# Supplementary material for: Decoding coral resistance to eutrophication through the association of hyper‑efficient denitrifiers as key microbial allies
Source: Nat Commun. 2026 May 19;17:3938. doi: 10.1038/s41467-026-72571-w (PMC13187470; doi:10.1038/s41467-026-72571-w)
Supplement: Supplementary file 21 — Source Data [file 41467_2026_72571_MOESM21_ESM.zip › Source Data/FigureS7/AN11_AN11_2_denitrification.gbk]

LOCUS       AN11_2                101677 bp    DNA              UNK 01-JAN-1980
DEFINITION  Genus species strain strain.
ACCESSION   AN11_2
VERSION     AN11_2
KEYWORDS    .
SOURCE      .
  ORGANISM  .
            .
FEATURES             Location/Qualifiers
     CDS             428..1480
                     /gene="znuA"
                     /locus_tag="AN11_04752"
                     /inference="ab initio prediction:Prodigal:002006"
                     /inference="similar to AA sequence:UniProtKB:P39172"
                     /codon_start=1
                     /transl_table=11
                     /product="High-affinity zinc uptake system protein ZnuA"
                     /db_xref="COG:COG4531"
                     /translation="MLYNHIGNPMSRKLLSLSISATLFGSVAWADTPNVAVDIAPVHSL
                     VARVMDGVGSPVLIVQPGASPHEYSLRPSDAAALQDADLVFWVGEDLTPWLEGAIETLS
                     ENADVTSLMEAEGAVELELRESALFEAHDHEAHADSDNHDHDDHNDHENHDEHDDDHAE
                     EKDHDDHDHDEHAEHDHGSHDTHVWLSPENAAIWLNLIAGKLSASDPDNASAYFSNAAA
                     AREEIEALKTEINEILEPARGKEFIVFHDAYQYFEVAFDIPAAGAISLSDASDPSPARI
                     AEIQGRIRAEGIDCVLAEPQYDPKLVQTVLDGTEANTGVSDPIGANIEPGPSFYPQLLR
                     NLATTLSDCL"
     gene            428..1480
                     /locus_tag="AN11_04752"
                     /gene="znuA"
     CDS             1684..3633
                     /locus_tag="AN11_04753"
                     /inference="ab initio prediction:Prodigal:002006"
                     /codon_start=1
                     /transl_table=11
                     /product="hypothetical protein"
                     /translation="MSKRPTKSRKSKSGGKSSLPKALAAAPRLGNRVLNAHRDMTDLRD
                     RAYKPTLRQLRLTMDPPHPDLSPIRDQGREGACTGFALSSAITLMNRQRHARIDPSAQV
                     PMASARMLYEMAKINDEWPGEDYEGSSIRAALKGFYHNGVCSDETAPYQDGDSGWHLTV
                     EHAKEARNLGLGAYYRMRPEIIDYHAALNEVGVIYVSARIHRGWRNPADGEIEPSYFSE
                     GGHAFIIVGYNERGFLIQNSWGEDWGGFDGRPGIALWKYEDWSATIMDAWVLRLAVPTP
                     DAFDLTISNPSPQSRTLFGSQEVRAPRHEDIIGHIIHLDDGQLRETGKYPTPMTTIQET
                     ADFLSDEAATAERGYEHLLFYAHGGLNNANASANRVRKMKEVFKRNGIYPIHFMWETGF
                     FESLTDVVFSSRSRAEARVGGLSDFFDTALESFARKPGTAVWRDMKWDARESFRAGGGG
                     RKAVKALLKGNAQRSKPLQIHFVGHSAGSILLAHMLDAMDKMNPLKTPVASCSLMAPAC
                     TVDLFQKSYHPRIRKAGVASGVANLWQYNLIDQREQDDSVGPYRKSLLYFVSNAFEDQK
                     EMPILGMDKFGKKVPGKKGYKVHFAGRASSMTDSHTHGGFDNDRQTMNDILKNVLGKKP
                     SPANGFQPSDLVGY"
     gene            1684..3633
                     /locus_tag="AN11_04753"
     CDS             complement(3665..4720)
                     /locus_tag="AN11_04754"
                     /inference="ab initio prediction:Prodigal:002006"
                     /codon_start=1
                     /transl_table=11
                     /product="hypothetical protein"
                     /translation="MKHYIPKNASSELAEPAALKALKVHEVDVFVKETGALPSTDMIVE
                     FYDALNDLIEGHSYKVNIRRVAVESAGTPLYWAGRTAIFWGDIHKNWKLSSRERNWTSQ
                     VFSLAPRTILVGGAVLLLAQMGRADKTDAAVHSNFVAAAQENGLQQCGTDTHLASTGRM
                     HSASTRLSSLRLMSDFVSLDHGAYIAESLRDYIGLTESGPQYQSQLAIRLIQRSGADPL
                     VRQAVDTMLTHIEEPLKIPDISTVLGTSTRQLQRRFLSKTGTKLLCTYRALRLERANSL
                     LRNTDMSLREISAATGFSSITSLGRSFWTMYNNTPEKVREQRFSGCLPGPVKQHSSGAT
                     ALAQFPSSVAY"
     gene            complement(3665..4720)
                     /locus_tag="AN11_04754"
     CDS             complement(4823..7678)
                     /gene="gcvP_2"
                     /locus_tag="AN11_04755"
                     /EC_number="1.4.4.2"
                     /inference="ab initio prediction:Prodigal:002006"
                     /inference="similar to AA sequence:UniProtKB:P74416"
                     /codon_start=1
                     /transl_table=11
                     /product="Glycine dehydrogenase (decarboxylating)"
                     /translation="MAFKLTDYEAYDFANRRHIGPSPTEMRDMLKVIGFKTLDELIDAT
                     VPPAIRQTEPLDWGPAMTERDALFHMKEVARKNKVLTSLIGQGYYGTTTPAPILRNILE
                     NPAWYTAYTPYQPEISQGRLEALLNFQTMVSDLTGLDVANASLLDEATAAAEAMAMAKR
                     GGRSKANNAAFFVDKNCHPQTIAVIKTRAEPLGIDVQVADPDTLDAGAVFGAIFQYPGT
                     YGHVRDFSAEIAALHEHKAIAIVAADILSLALLKSPGEMGADIAIGSTQRFGVPMGYGG
                     PHAAYMATTDKLKRSMPGRIIGVSIDSRGNKAYRLALQTREQHIRREKANSNVCTAQAL
                     LAVIASMYAVYHGPDGIKAIAQSVHRKTSRLADGLEAAGFAVEPEVFFDTITVEVGHLQ
                     KTVMEAAVARGVNLRKVGETKVGISLDEQTRPETIEAVWGAFGIDRKDDSSNKHYRLPE
                     HALRESAYLTHPIFHKNRAEAEITRYMRRLADRDLALDRAMIPLGSCTMKLNATIEMIP
                     VTWPEFGNLHPFCPEDQAQGYLEMIADLNDKLCQITGYDAISQQPNSGAQGEYAGLLTI
                     RNYHFARGEGHRNVCLIPTSAHGTNPASAQMVGWQVVPVQSDDKGNIDVADFRAKAEKH
                     SDHLAACMITYPSTHGVFEETVQEVCQITHDHGGQVYIDGANMNAMVGLAQPGKIGGDV
                     SHLNLHKTFCIPHGGGGPGMGPIGVKAHLEEHLPGHPEYGTAVGPVSAAPFGSPSILPV
                     SWAYVLLMGGEGLTQATKVAILNANYIAARLKDAYPILYTSETGRVAHECILDTRPLDE
                     AAHVSVDDIAKRLVDSGFHAPTMSWPVAGTLMVEPTESEPMAELDRFCDAMLSIRAEAQ
                     DIIDGKIDADNNPLKNAPHTVRDLVGDWDRPYTREQACFPPGSMGVDKYWSPVNRVDNA
                     YGDRNLICTCPPMSEYEEAAE"
     gene            complement(4823..7678)
                     /locus_tag="AN11_04755"
                     /gene="gcvP_2"
     CDS             complement(7853..8218)
                     /gene="gcvH_2"
                     /locus_tag="AN11_04756"
                     /inference="ab initio prediction:Prodigal:002006"
                     /inference="similar to AA sequence:UniProtKB:Q6G2F0"
                     /codon_start=1
                     /transl_table=11
                     /product="Glycine cleavage system H protein"
                     /db_xref="COG:COG0509"
                     /translation="MSTYYSEEHEWLRVEGEVATLGITVHAAEQLGDVVFVEQQEAGDE
                     FEKGGEIGVIESVKAASELYAPVDGEIVEVNEALADNPGSLNDDPEGEAWIYKIKIADA
                     SQLEDLMDLDGYKALIG"
     gene            complement(7853..8218)
                     /locus_tag="AN11_04756"
                     /gene="gcvH_2"
     CDS             complement(8237..9331)
                     /gene="gcvT_3"
                     /locus_tag="AN11_04757"
                     /EC_number="2.1.2.10"
                     /inference="ab initio prediction:Prodigal:002006"
                     /inference="similar to AA sequence:UniProtKB:Q9WY54"
                     /codon_start=1
                     /transl_table=11
                     /product="Aminomethyltransferase"
                     /db_xref="COG:COG0404"
                     /translation="MTEPKRTPLYDLHVELGGKMVDFAGWEMPVQYPLGIMGEHFQCRE
                     KAALFDVSHMGQVILRGENVGEKLEAICPQAYATLKPGKARYGFFTNAEGGIMDDLIVS
                     NAGDYFFVVVNAALRHQDIPHMKEHLEGVEVTEIFDRALVAVQGPKAEDVVGALCPAAR
                     DLKFMETTMAPINGVECRISRLGYTGEDGYEISIPEDKAIEISKAFLAHEDCEAAGLGA
                     RDSLRLEAGLCLYGNDIDQTTSPIEASLAWAIQKRRKEEGGFPGAERVQRELAEGAARK
                     LVGILPSGRAPARQGVEIQCAEGNTIGQITSGGFGPTIGGPVAMGYVSAGHGEPGEKVN
                     LIIRGKAQPAEIVATPFVKQNYKR"
     gene            complement(8237..9331)
                     /locus_tag="AN11_04757"
                     /gene="gcvT_3"
     CDS             complement(9348..9770)
                     /gene="uspF_4"
                     /locus_tag="AN11_04758"
                     /inference="ab initio prediction:Prodigal:002006"
                     /inference="similar to AA sequence:UniProtKB:P37903"
                     /codon_start=1
                     /transl_table=11
                     /product="Universal stress protein F"
                     /db_xref="COG:COG0589"
                     /translation="MATKILLPIDHTDDHSWKLALPVALEQAKFYGAELHAIAVIPEII
                     QLPNLPANYGAGAKDHVRGKVQAILDHGNASDVPVHVEEGSVYREILKLAHKEGFDLIV
                     MASTKGDFPNYEIGPNLARVVRNAHCTVMVVRDQSR"
     gene            complement(9348..9770)
                     /locus_tag="AN11_04758"
                     /gene="uspF_4"
     CDS             complement(9847..11220)
                     /gene="alsT_2"
                     /locus_tag="AN11_04759"
                     /inference="ab initio prediction:Prodigal:002006"
                     /inference="similar to AA sequence:UniProtKB:Q45068"
                     /codon_start=1
                     /transl_table=11
                     /product="Amino-acid carrier protein AlsT"
                     /db_xref="COG:COG1115"
                     /translation="MEALSNFVGEINSIVWGVPMLVLILGAGFFLQVGLKFMPILRIGT
                     GFSLLFKGREGQGEGQISPFNALMTSLSATIGTGNIAGVATAVFLGGPGALFWMWMTAL
                     VGMATKYAEAVCAVKYREQDELGNFVGGPMYYIKNGLGAKWAWLGVAFALFGAVAAFGI
                     GNGVQANGVAQVLESNFGLNTSVTGVVLMVLTAAVILGGITRIGAVAGKLVPFMAIAYI
                     IAGLLVLLINIGSIGHALSLVFTHAFTPSAAEGGFAGAAVWAAIRFGVARGVFSNEAGL
                     GSAPIAHAAAETKGPVNQGLIAMLGTFIDTIIVCSITGLAIISSGAWTSGESGAALTSA
                     AFELSLPGIGGYLIAIALSIFAFTTILGWSFYGEKCVEFLLGVKSLLPYRILWIVMIYF
                     GATADLGFIWLLADTLNAMMALPNLIALVLLSPIVFKLTKEFFASGGQSEEPGNTPAE"
     gene            complement(9847..11220)
                     /locus_tag="AN11_04759"
                     /gene="alsT_2"
     CDS             complement(11246..12190)
                     /gene="lipA_2"
                     /locus_tag="AN11_04760"
                     /EC_number="2.8.1.8"
                     /inference="ab initio prediction:Prodigal:002006"
                     /inference="similar to AA sequence:UniProtKB:P65286"
                     /codon_start=1
                     /transl_table=11
                     /product="Lipoyl synthase"
                     /translation="MTIQLRPRHPEKAKKADSVIPRKPKWIRKKKIEGSEYYETRRLMR
                     EHDLATVCEEAACPNIGECWSKRHATMMIMGEVCTRGCSFCNVATGRPDALDAFEPGRV
                     AAAVKKLGLRHVVITSVDRDDLEDGGAEHIAQTIRAVRHQNPGTTIEVLTPDFLGKGKA
                     PDVVFEAAPDVFNHNLETVPHLYPTVRPGARYYASLRLLDDAKRAEPEIFTKSGLMVGL
                     GETINDVRQVMDDLRAANVDFLTVGQYLQPTPKHHPIDRFWSPEEFEKLEQIARSKGFL
                     HVSATPLTRSSFHADEDFAALKQARQRAVANGA"
     gene            complement(11246..12190)
                     /locus_tag="AN11_04760"
                     /gene="lipA_2"
     CDS             complement(12205..13587)
                     /gene="lpd3_2"
                     /locus_tag="AN11_04761"
                     /EC_number="1.8.1.4"
                     /inference="ab initio prediction:Prodigal:002006"
                     /inference="similar to AA sequence:UniProtKB:P31046"
                     /codon_start=1
                     /transl_table=11
                     /product="Dihydrolipoyl dehydrogenase 3"
                     /db_xref="COG:COG1249"
                     /translation="MNTYDLIVIGGGPGGYVAAIRAAQLGLKVACVEGRGALGGTCLNV
                     GCIPSKALLTSSAKYAELSHLSSHGIAVEGASIDVGAMMERKDKIVGDLTKGIAFLFKK
                     NGVDLIEGWASIPAAGQVKVGDAVHKAKNILIATGSEPTSPPCIEIDEQDILSSTGAIA
                     LESVPEHLVVIGAGVIGLELGQVWARLGAKVTVVEYLDRVLPGIDGEIAKLAQRALSKR
                     GLKFQLGRALKSVEKTASGLTLTMDRVGKDKEEVMEADKVLIAVGRRPVTRGLGLEELG
                     VAVNQRGFVEVDSTFQTSVPGIYAIGDCVPGPMLAHKAEEDGVACVEMLAGLAGHVDYN
                     TVPGVVYTDPEVASVGLTEEALKETGSEYTVGKFAFMANSRARSTGETDGAVKVLADAG
                     GKILGGHICGAHGGDLIAELVLAMTKGATVAEVAATCHAHPAMGEAVKEACLDAMGRAI
                     HA"
     gene            complement(12205..13587)
                     /locus_tag="AN11_04761"
                     /gene="lpd3_2"
     CDS             complement(13598..14851)
                     /gene="glyA2_3"
                     /locus_tag="AN11_04762"
                     /EC_number="2.1.2.1"
                     /inference="ab initio prediction:Prodigal:002006"
                     /inference="similar to AA sequence:UniProtKB:Q3JGP5"
                     /codon_start=1
                     /transl_table=11
                     /product="Serine hydroxymethyltransferase 2"
                     /translation="MFRTSLAASDPVIAASISREASRQAEQIELIASENIVSQAVIEAQ
                     GSVLTNKYAEGYPGRRYYGGCEYVDEVEIEAIERLKSIFGCEFANVQPHSGAQANGAVK
                     LALLSPGDTILGMSLDAGGHLTHGAKPAQSGKWFRPVQYGLTDAGVIDYDQVAELARAE
                     KPKLIIAGASAYSRKIDFARFREIADEVGAWLLADMAHIAGLVATGLHPSPVGHAHVVT
                     STTHKTLRGPRGGIILTNDEALAKKINSAVFPGLQGGPLMHVIAGKAVAFGEAQKPEFK
                     EYMQRVVDSAEALSNVMMSRGCDIVSGGTDNHLMLVDLRPIGVKGNAAEAALERAGFTC
                     NKNSVPGDPEKPTVTSGVRLGTAAGCSRGFGPEEFKKIGHLIGDVLDALAQSPDGDETV
                     EKATREQVRALCASYPIY"
     gene            complement(13598..14851)
                     /locus_tag="AN11_04762"
                     /gene="glyA2_3"
     CDS             15001..15603
                     /locus_tag="AN11_04763"
                     /inference="ab initio prediction:Prodigal:002006"
                     /codon_start=1
                     /transl_table=11
                     /product="hypothetical protein"
                     /translation="MSDDLQPDGAGLQDQDDGAALGRSIRDARREKGWTLEEAGRAAGI
                     GRSTLSKIENNQTRPSFDIVRRLTQALDMNPPQLFRQSGQTGVAGRRDFTPKGTGEIRH
                     TATYMHELLCPELTSKRMLPYVATIKARDISEFDNWIRHSGEEFMYVLKGELIFVSEHY
                     RPLPMKAGDSLYYDSSMGHGCVSTSEEDAQVLWVSLE"
     gene            15001..15603
                     /locus_tag="AN11_04763"
     CDS             complement(15611..16870)
                     /gene="dctM_13"
                     /locus_tag="AN11_04764"
                     /inference="ab initio prediction:Prodigal:002006"
                     /inference="similar to AA sequence:UniProtKB:Q9HU16"
                     /codon_start=1
                     /transl_table=11
                     /product="C4-dicarboxylate TRAP transporter large permease
                     protein DctM"
                     /db_xref="COG:COG1593"
                     /translation="MTPLIFAFKLLIAVPVALVLSLTAIWYIWESGNTVLYDSFAQKMF
                     SGLENYGLLAIPLFMLTGEMMNEGGMTRRLIDAARVFVGGFRGGLAYINLLANMFMAAI
                     IGSATAQIAVMARAMTPEMEREGYDKGFAAATTAAGGLLAPVIPPSMMFVIFGVLAQIP
                     IGDMFLAGILPGLLLSISFAVVIALIGFAQGFPKGAWFTRQESISALLACLPAVLIPMA
                     IIGGVLFGIATPTESAAIASLIAFLIGWLIYGELKPKALPQMFRRTAINASMIIFMISA
                     ASVFGWVIIYEALPQKLAVLITSITDDPFLFLLIVNLILLGVGMLIDGIAAVILITPIL
                     LPIAMNDYDISPYQFGVVMCLNLVLGLLTPPVGVGLYIASSMSGASPGRILRSLWPFLL
                     AVAAILVLLSRFPWFSTALV"
     gene            complement(15611..16870)
                     /locus_tag="AN11_04764"
                     /gene="dctM_13"
     CDS             complement(16867..17406)
                     /locus_tag="AN11_04765"
                     /inference="ab initio prediction:Prodigal:002006"
                     /codon_start=1
                     /transl_table=11
                     /product="hypothetical protein"
                     /translation="MIRRISAAWARAELWLASFLAAAISVLILLNVVTRSLGSALFWVD
                     ELAIYAMAWMTFLGASAALHYGHAVAVTILTDALPPMLRDLAARLVDLIVLIFALFMIW
                     FCWRWYSPLELARHGFDTKQFQGATFNFIYAEPTTTLGVPKYLVWMVMWLFALGATLHS
                     ISNLTGPRVPQPEGNA"
     gene            complement(16867..17406)
                     /locus_tag="AN11_04765"
     CDS             complement(17469..18455)
                     /gene="dctP_3"
                     /locus_tag="AN11_04766"
                     /inference="ab initio prediction:Prodigal:002006"
                     /inference="similar to AA sequence:UniProtKB:Q5LSJ5"
                     /codon_start=1
                     /transl_table=11
                     /product="Solute-binding protein"
                     /db_xref="COG:COG1638"
                     /translation="MNYLHKALCGATAAVVASFSATIALADEFRLGLITPPPHIWTKAA
                     EAFGADLSEASGGAHSVTVFPARQLGNEAEMLQQLQTGALDMAFMTVAEVSNRAKDFGA
                     FYAPYLASDIGHAGRILRSDGARSMLDQLPAEVGVVGTGYGMAGLRQIVARGDVNSAED
                     LAGLKLRITPFEPILDFYNAVGAAPTPMPLPAVYDALANGQVDAIDMDAELIWVLKYYE
                     HADTVVQSDHMMFPMVGLVSAKVWAGLSEEDRTMIGELMARHVDSTIDTYVAKEQEWLD
                     QVKGTGKTYVQVDSSFFGDAIDQWNQTWAGKSGALDQLRQVAAETAN"
     gene            complement(17469..18455)
                     /locus_tag="AN11_04766"
                     /gene="dctP_3"
     CDS             complement(18486..19049)
                     /gene="nbaC"
                     /locus_tag="AN11_04767"
                     /EC_number="1.13.11.6"
                     /inference="ab initio prediction:Prodigal:002006"
                     /inference="similar to AA sequence:UniProtKB:Q83V26"
                     /codon_start=1
                     /transl_table=11
                     /product="3-hydroxyanthranilate 3,4-dioxygenase"
                     /translation="MGQHPTLKPFNFQKWVEDNADKLRPPVGNQLLHKEGDMIVMVVGG
                     PNTRVDFHDDPVEEWFFQQKGDMMLKIADGGKIYDVPVREGEVFLLPPHVRHAPQRPQE
                     GSIGIVVEAPRQPGMKEGFEWFCFNCEGLVHREEVALDGPEGIVTALPKIYDAFHNSTE
                     ARTCPNCGTLHPGKGKPPADWVQL"
     gene            complement(18486..19049)
                     /locus_tag="AN11_04767"
                     /gene="nbaC"
     CDS             complement(19185..20138)
                     /gene="dapA_4"
                     /locus_tag="AN11_04768"
                     /EC_number="4.3.3.7"
                     /inference="ab initio prediction:Prodigal:002006"
                     /inference="protein motif:HAMAP:MF_00418"
                     /codon_start=1
                     /transl_table=11
                     /product="4-hydroxy-tetrahydrodipicolinate synthase"
                     /translation="MKYAKHDAKAYSRETMRGIWAAALNPFNEDLSLNEAGLRRNIRHW
                     IDDLQIQGLFIAGKQGEFWSMSLDERKRNMTIAAEECGDKAGTIMSISDQNVDTVLELG
                     RHAQDCGADYVVVHAPMLSFCHDRDEVLYNYYKYICDRLDIGIAMWSHPDSGYLMQPET
                     CARIAELPNIMAIKYSVPRDMYAKLTRMVGDKILVSTSLEDDWLDNIEELGWQLYLCSS
                     PPYQIQTANDLRMHEYTELAFAGKFDQARRVRDSLDPVRTAIKRTKPGGKPTAHGKYWQ
                     ELLGQVGGRVRHPMLELTEAEKAATSAAFEDCGLQL"
     gene            complement(19185..20138)
                     /locus_tag="AN11_04768"
                     /gene="dapA_4"
     CDS             20301..21083
                     /gene="nadX"
                     /locus_tag="AN11_04769"
                     /EC_number="1.4.1.21"
                     /inference="ab initio prediction:Prodigal:002006"
                     /inference="similar to AA sequence:UniProtKB:Q9X1X6"
                     /codon_start=1
                     /transl_table=11
                     /product="L-aspartate dehydrogenase"
                     /db_xref="COG:COG1712"
                     /translation="MKIGIIGEGAIGRYVAQHLLEKGEGPDAILVSPGRRLDGKEAGPS
                     RVSCVSDLPGGIDLMVDCAGHAGLKAHGAAILERGIDLVTLSVGALADPDLEQALALAA
                     RNGHSHLRLASGAIGALDCLSAARVGGLTEVIYRGSKPPAGWRGSAAEEQLKLDDLKSA
                     AVHFCGTARQAAVAYPKNANVAAAIALAGLGFDETRVELIADPAVNANIHEIEARGSFG
                     TFTFRIEGKALPDNPRSSALAAMSAIAAIERQPAAISI"
     gene            20301..21083
                     /locus_tag="AN11_04769"
                     /gene="nadX"
     CDS             21093..22037
                     /gene="gbpR_2"
                     /locus_tag="AN11_04770"
                     /inference="ab initio prediction:Prodigal:002006"
                     /inference="similar to AA sequence:UniProtKB:P52661"
                     /codon_start=1
                     /transl_table=11
                     /product="HTH-type transcriptional regulator GbpR"
                     /translation="MVAHHTRIVERALTRLKLRQLRLLVAVGQHGSIQNAARDLGISQP
                     AATKMIQDLELDFEVKLFERTNRGVVPTVFGEALIRHGKLIFAQVSNAAQELDDLNEGN
                     SGRVVVGTLLAASPTLLPRAVERLLKDRPKVAVKIVEGTNEVLMPALLSGEIDMVVGRL
                     PSHRHRARITQEKFFDERVLAVTGTQHPLVGKPNITFEELRRFGWILPPVETTLRRQTD
                     QYFVRQDQYQPGVSIESVSYLANRSLLRSHDFVGLMPAHVASLDIDRGLLACLDWAVPF
                     GAGPVGVSHRGENSLSPASSTFLDALRAAAGDI"
     gene            21093..22037
                     /locus_tag="AN11_04770"
                     /gene="gbpR_2"
     CDS             22148..23584
                     /gene="araE"
                     /locus_tag="AN11_04771"
                     /EC_number="1.2.1.26"
                     /inference="ab initio prediction:Prodigal:002006"
                     /inference="similar to AA sequence:UniProtKB:Q1JUP4"
                     /codon_start=1
                     /transl_table=11
                     /product="Alpha-ketoglutaric semialdehyde dehydrogenase 1"
                     /translation="MSTYPDLKLYIGGEWRKAADDIPVLNPATEEEIGRLPKAGRSDLD
                     DALAAAEAGFRVWRRTAPRDRADIMIKAAALMRDRQEEIARSITAEHGKPLAQARLEVI
                     RGCEFFEWDAGEAMRTYGRVIPSAPGVRYVVHHQPIGVVLGLSPWNFPMSQPARKIAGA
                     LASGCSIILKAAEETPAGAMHIARAFHDAGLPPGVLNLVFGEPADISSHLIRQDPVRLV
                     AFTGSTAVGRHLTTLASENMTRVLMELGGHAPVIVCEDTDVEKAALSGAVRKYRNAGQV
                     CTSPTRFFVHESIYKPFLDTFTKRAAATVVGNGVEEGIEMGPLANDRRVPALSELVEDA
                     RDAGATICTGGGRIGAKGYFFAPTVLTNVPDDARVMQEEPFGPLAVINPVASLDEAIAK
                     ANATPFGLAAYGFSNRADYIDRMTDEVEAGNLSFNTLEASLPETPFGGVKSSGYGREGG
                     TEGLENYMIVKNISHSTQIV"
     gene            22148..23584
                     /locus_tag="AN11_04771"
                     /gene="araE"
     CDS             complement(23891..24718)
                     /gene="gcvA_17"
                     /locus_tag="AN11_04772"
                     /inference="ab initio prediction:Prodigal:002006"
                     /inference="similar to AA sequence:UniProtKB:P0A9F6"
                     /codon_start=1
                     /transl_table=11
                     /product="Glycine cleavage system transcriptional
                     activator"
                     /translation="MSFTAAAKELGITQTALSLHVRSLEAQLGCKLFFRAARNLSLTEV
                     GQAYAYSVRRALSDITVSTASLFGSGSAQVLTVRAPISTATLWLAHRLPEFTRSQPDVS
                     IRLVSNIWADSAGRENVDVELRVGVGDWPDARTRKISTERIVPVAADSASGQSIPVAEL
                     RKQPLVQILGFQDMGQKYFEALGIAYSEPLSPYSVDTTVAAMGVVAAGGGYAMVLERFA
                     QTAIESGQAIAIVGDAVPINQSHFLVETSGTGANEPVKQLFETWLEQEFSEHQ"
     gene            complement(23891..24718)
                     /locus_tag="AN11_04772"
                     /gene="gcvA_17"
     CDS             24910..25875
                     /gene="Hgd"
                     /locus_tag="AN11_04773"
                     /EC_number="1.1.1.291"
                     /inference="ab initio prediction:Prodigal:002006"
                     /inference="similar to AA sequence:UniProtKB:Q0QLF5"
                     /codon_start=1
                     /transl_table=11
                     /product="2-(hydroxymethyl)glutarate dehydrogenase"
                     /translation="MKVGFIGLGNVGGKLSGSLLRNGMDLTVHDLNEELVDAFVARGAK
                     KAEGPAQLMRDCDAVITCLPSPAASDAVMQQMLPEVTDGKIWMEMSTTDEAEVKRLGAM
                     VMERGGAAVDCPVSGGCHRAATGNISIFAGCDRATFERIAPFLKTMGRRILHTGELGSA
                     SVLKVLTNYLATANLVTCCEALVTAKAAGMDLNTTYEAIKISSGTSFVHETESQVILNG
                     SRDISFTMDLVKKDVSLFQQVADRHNVPLEISPMLVQIFEDGIERFGERELSPNIIRRL
                     EEVTGLEILAPGFPPEMEDDEPEEPGYEVIPQGKALKAAE"
     gene            24910..25875
                     /locus_tag="AN11_04773"
                     /gene="Hgd"
     CDS             25984..27021
                     /locus_tag="AN11_04774"
                     /inference="ab initio prediction:Prodigal:002006"
                     /codon_start=1
                     /transl_table=11
                     /product="hypothetical protein"
                     /translation="MTTADTNPTENAAHRPEPGPMSREWHWHPELPVNHAPYWHWPPKP
                     RVLAKWLWQNYLQVSDRSIYLALSFVVAFWMQPVGPEQMQFAFGWMSWVFIRNWALLII
                     VAGGLHFWFYGIDGQGKLLKYDPRPYMKRKNALYKFGYQTWDNMYYSLVYGATILSALE
                     CFLRWMYANGYVATLSFDAHPVWFILLFPILAIWQSFHFYMVHLFLHQPFIYRHVHAVH
                     HRNVNTGPWSGMSMHPVEALGYLSAILIVLVLPSHPVHMIFLGFWLMLGAASSHSGYEA
                     IWAHDRKALLIGAFFHQLHHRYYECNYGNAEMPWDKWFGTYHDGSEEATVRTRNRKREM
                     HASGK"
     gene            25984..27021
                     /locus_tag="AN11_04774"
     CDS             27226..27873
                     /locus_tag="AN11_04775"
                     /inference="ab initio prediction:Prodigal:002006"
                     /codon_start=1
                     /transl_table=11
                     /product="hypothetical protein"
                     /translation="MSRILHLYDVAEDTERDLSAQEAVRLAQKDKSLILISGVRDMSPR
                     TFHLIASSVARRKLERAQERIDAMIDAYLDTDAFDQVEAKIDEDNARLRAEFLSDFEVL
                     TSAQIHAMSGSTSRNKSATANDWKKAGKIFSVKLQGKDLYPAFQFNADGRPYATLVDVL
                     AALPQDLTPWQTAFWLVAPQNALDGARPIDLVQAGDARVADAAARAFKTPAG"
     gene            27226..27873
                     /locus_tag="AN11_04775"
     CDS             27880..28497
                     /locus_tag="AN11_04776"
                     /inference="ab initio prediction:Prodigal:002006"
                     /codon_start=1
                     /transl_table=11
                     /product="hypothetical protein"
                     /translation="MILPNSAGQHPYFALESGREVFRLHRDVLDGDQFNPGYGTSRFAP
                     FQDLEGKIVPTLYSATTFDGAAYETLFRERPAKYQTFPRNRLDDYAASRLTTRRELQLV
                     RLFTPELAAWDIAEADLLTYDESNYPTCRELAALIWKDNPAADGMIWSSVRDSSALAMM
                     LFEDRVTPGALTVTETRYVQRDADLLDQLRTTARRAGITISR"
     gene            27880..28497
                     /locus_tag="AN11_04776"
     CDS             complement(28494..28835)
                     /locus_tag="AN11_04777"
                     /inference="ab initio prediction:Prodigal:002006"
                     /codon_start=1
                     /transl_table=11
                     /product="hypothetical protein"
                     /translation="MDWNDFMAAIEADIATYSKEVPETVKGFGIMGKAAKSNGALSEKT
                     KEFMALGIAIATRCDSCIGFHVRSLVRLGASREELCEALAMATYMGGGPSYAYSAKALK
                     AFDTFSKQA"
     gene            complement(28494..28835)
                     /locus_tag="AN11_04777"
     CDS             complement(28847..29608)
                     /gene="glnP"
                     /locus_tag="AN11_04778"
                     /inference="ab initio prediction:Prodigal:002006"
                     /inference="similar to AA sequence:UniProtKB:P0AEQ6"
                     /codon_start=1
                     /transl_table=11
                     /product="Glutamine transport system permease protein GlnP"
                     /db_xref="COG:COG0765"
                     /translation="MIRNLLLLLSFLALAACSSSSTWGWYVINPMTEAGWINVKFLISG
                     MGDTILISVIAAVISIVLGLIVALPGLAKSRGWRLVNRIYVELIRSIPLLPMLFWVFYG
                     LPIVFREMGLNIPIDPFWGAIITLALSDSAFTAEIYRAGIQSIAKGQTEAAQTIGLNYL
                     QTMRYVILPQAIRRILPPLANQFIYIVKMSAFASVIGMQELTRRANELVVTEYRPLEIY
                     SLLILEYLILVLIISAGVRWLERRMGSDERG"
     gene            complement(28847..29608)
                     /locus_tag="AN11_04778"
                     /gene="glnP"
     CDS             complement(29623..30363)
                     /gene="glnQ_3"
                     /locus_tag="AN11_04779"
                     /inference="ab initio prediction:Prodigal:002006"
                     /inference="similar to AA sequence:UniProtKB:P27675"
                     /codon_start=1
                     /transl_table=11
                     /product="Glutamine transport ATP-binding protein GlnQ"
                     /translation="MSETAIELVNVNKWYGDFHVLKDINLGIKSGEKVVICGPSGSGKS
                     TVVRCINRLEEHQKGTIRVDGIELTNDPKSVTAIRSEVGMVFQQFNLFPHLSVLENLTL
                     GPIKSRGMSRADAEARARHYLERVHIPDQAEKRPGQLSGGQQQRVAIARSLCMEPRVLL
                     FDEPTSALDPEMISEVLDVMVELAQEGMTMVVVTHEMGFARKVADNMVFMDAGQIVEQG
                     NPEEFFGAPRSERCQKFLSQILQH"
     gene            complement(29623..30363)
                     /locus_tag="AN11_04779"
                     /gene="glnQ_3"
     CDS             30502..31272
                     /gene="pheC"
                     /locus_tag="AN11_04780"
                     /inference="ab initio prediction:Prodigal:002006"
                     /inference="similar to AA sequence:UniProtKB:Q01269"
                     /codon_start=1
                     /transl_table=11
                     /product="Cyclohexadienyl dehydratase"
                     /translation="MKNLLRTAAAAAIGLALAGAAQAQSALNEILDGGVLKVGTTGDWN
                     PMTLRDPATNSYKGYDIDIMTELANDLGVEVEFVPTDWKTLVNGVVSGKYHMTGSASIS
                     PPRMKVAGFSESYISVELYPFTTKDKADRFNGYDSINQPDVKVATTLGTTFEKRAREWF
                     PNADIKVVEAPARGFQEVLAGRADVFITSNIEGATLEAKFPVVPVAGAEARSPSPIAML
                     LPQDDQVWINYVNNWIKVKKAQGFFEANKEKWGL"
     gene            30502..31272
                     /locus_tag="AN11_04780"
                     /gene="pheC"
     CDS             complement(31315..31917)
                     /locus_tag="AN11_04781"
                     /inference="ab initio prediction:Prodigal:002006"
                     /codon_start=1
                     /transl_table=11
                     /product="hypothetical protein"
                     /translation="MEGSAPIEGEKPRLDQVIGAAVKAHRVLAGLTIAELSARANVSPA
                     MISKIERGQVSASLSSLEALAKATGVPLINFFAGTAEVTDVSFVAAGEGMTVQRMGSDF
                     GHAFKLIGRAEASHVSFESFLVTLEGPLPPGPLYQHEGAEFVHVTEGEMIFRCGEGLYH
                     MRPGDSLSYDSSTTHGAVELKTDKVSFISLLAKALPG"
     gene            complement(31315..31917)
                     /locus_tag="AN11_04781"
     CDS             31978..32724
                     /gene="crnA"
                     /locus_tag="AN11_04782"
                     /EC_number="3.5.2.10"
                     /inference="ab initio prediction:Prodigal:002006"
                     /inference="similar to AA sequence:UniProtKB:P83772"
                     /codon_start=1
                     /transl_table=11
                     /product="Creatinine amidohydrolase"
                     /translation="MQLEHMTWYEVDDRLGSGCAVMLPIGSTEQHGPIGRIGTDTICAG
                     AVALRAADLCDAIVAPALAYTPAPFNAAFPGTVSVTPDVFTLYAREIIEGLLAQGFSGV
                     FIVNGHGANIAPLQAISADLPPNALIIRSWWEPEPVNALRRTLYGEWEGMHATPSEVAI
                     TQSLLGAISDERADEPPQKLTPQYLRDHSGDRHGPPDEHRAEFPDGRVGSHSALATPTD
                     GARLLEMAAQAISREFLDFQKARKQS"
     gene            31978..32724
                     /locus_tag="AN11_04782"
                     /gene="crnA"
     CDS             32827..33429
                     /locus_tag="AN11_04783"
                     /inference="ab initio prediction:Prodigal:002006"
                     /codon_start=1
                     /transl_table=11
                     /product="hypothetical protein"
                     /translation="MQAPTTRAKTKGQPTELGQAIRRRRKAMGLTLDQVAKKADLTTGF
                     LSQVERGLSSPSLTSLMAIAAALQTTIEQLLSVPQVFSEFVAKDSRQTYSLGLRGRFYE
                     KLGPGFLGALFHPQIVHRPPGHISERMCHSGEAFCYLQAGQLEYHLGDRVFIMSPGDVV
                     HHDTSTPHYSVVLGETEAVELWVTTSPIKDSAPPDSG"
     gene            32827..33429
                     /locus_tag="AN11_04783"
     CDS             33564..35147
                     /gene="hbpA"
                     /locus_tag="AN11_04784"
                     /inference="ab initio prediction:Prodigal:002006"
                     /inference="similar to AA sequence:UniProtKB:P33950"
                     /codon_start=1
                     /transl_table=11
                     /product="Heme-binding protein A"
                     /db_xref="COG:COG0747"
                     /translation="MKLKTLLGATVAATLALPVLAQERGGTLNFARYDGSRLIDPIYAD
                     RNPDIWMVGSLFDTLLRSSPDGNSVEPGLAEDYAVSEDGKTVSLTPREGIQFADGSPMS
                     GADVVFSLDRARNPDLSPWAGLLGSIDAVSADGNAITIALKDPDPTLLSMLAIFNTAIV
                     SKAAFDAAAGETDQDKSAAIFAATSAGVGSGPFYLCGFEQGASMDFCANEHYWRMAADG
                     KALPYLDGVHFEIVPDDATRILRLQAGEVDAAEFIPFSRVAELEADPNINMQLYPSTRI
                     IYSPINTHETRADGSPNPLADPRVRQALNYGTNKDALIGVVLHGAGQPMSSPLMAKATQ
                     YAADLSPLYSYDLEKAKGLIADAGVADGTQVTLTTLAGSADDATIFAALQQMWGELGID
                     LVVEQVDGATRGAKNRSGEFDIHTYGWVNDVNDPSQVVGWLGYTPTAKAVGTGWENAEF
                     NTLFEEAAKDMDPDSRKAKFDRMQALYAEAAPLLFMYETPFAVALGTAVEGYVQTPLGN
                     NIFDEATVSR"
     gene            33564..35147
                     /locus_tag="AN11_04784"
                     /gene="hbpA"
     CDS             35204..36145
                     /gene="gsiC_6"
                     /locus_tag="AN11_04785"
                     /inference="ab initio prediction:Prodigal:002006"
                     /inference="similar to AA sequence:UniProtKB:P75798"
                     /codon_start=1
                     /transl_table=11
                     /product="Glutathione transport system permease protein
                     GsiC"
                     /db_xref="COG:COG0601"
                     /translation="MSSLSYIFKRLLLMIPTFFLVMIIIFMLVRLLPGDPAIAMAGDRA
                     SDADIAAIRERLGLTEPMPVQFWLFLTNTLQGDLGRSILMRTDVVGVIADRLPITVFLT
                     IYSVVLSLIIAGPLAFVAALNRGRWPDAVIRTVFQIGLSMPVFYIGLVLLTFLAAQLRL
                     FPVGGYGDTFGERLYHLFLPSVTVALYTSAMIMRNLRSAIIEVLDAEYVQFARAKGLPP
                     RLILGRHVLRNALISTVTLLGLSIGNLMSGTLVTETVFAVPGMGRLMLEAIFARDYPLI
                     QGLTLTFALLVSLVFLMTDLFQSRLDPRMRLQ"
     gene            35204..36145
                     /locus_tag="AN11_04785"
                     /gene="gsiC_6"
     CDS             36142..37989
                     /gene="btuD_8"
                     /locus_tag="AN11_04786"
                     /EC_number="7.6.2.8"
                     /inference="ab initio prediction:Prodigal:002006"
                     /inference="protein motif:HAMAP:MF_01005"
                     /codon_start=1
                     /transl_table=11
                     /product="Vitamin B12 import ATP-binding protein BtuD"
                     /translation="MSDVPFTADRPSLARAALRKPGFVAGLLIIGLSTLLAIFPGAFAP
                     YDPNAIDYLAVRQPPSWEHPFGTDLLGRDSLSRVIWAYQVNMQMAIFGTVFALVTGVII
                     GALVGYYRSIADLIFGRIVDAVITFPFLVLVIAVVAVLGPGLINMYIAISVVYWVYYAR
                     LMRAEVIAQMGNDYAAAGVVMGYSDRRIIFRHLLPNAITPVIVYWMTDMALVILLGSSL
                     GYLGLGAQPPQAEWGVLIAEGRNFISTAWWLSLMPGLAIVLTGLGFSLLGDGLADLLRP
                     RGKEMTERTPILEVQGLNTTFHRNGRELPALRDVSFSVARGEVLGLVGESSSGKSVTLR
                     SIIGLARRYGDVSGQVRWQGRDLVPLPDRALRQVQGREIAMIFQEPMTSLNPLLTVGLQ
                     LEETLRAHTDLSGKARRDRAVEMLDLVGIPSAAQRLRDYPHQFSGGMRQRVMIAIALAA
                     NPRLLLADEPTTALDVTIQAQILDLILRLADEMEMGVVLVTHDLGVVAQTCDNVAVIYA
                     GRIVEQGPVRDVLREPRHPYTVGLMRSVPENLTPRTPLYSVPGVPPSLDALPQGCAFAP
                     RCEACIQPCQQDRPVLSVIADSRQVACFNPVTKAEGNAA"
     gene            36142..37989
                     /locus_tag="AN11_04786"
                     /gene="btuD_8"
     CDS             37986..38981
                     /gene="oppF_2"
                     /locus_tag="AN11_04787"
                     /inference="ab initio prediction:Prodigal:002006"
                     /inference="similar to AA sequence:UniProtKB:P24137"
                     /codon_start=1
                     /transl_table=11
                     /product="Oligopeptide transport ATP-binding protein OppF"
                     /db_xref="COG:COG4608"
                     /translation="MNNAVIEIRDLHQRFALGRSLSDLATGRPGRVVRALNGVSLDLIR
                     GETLGVVGESGCGKSTLARCIVRLHSPSDGTIRFEGQDIFEDAGGDRSYNRRVQMMFQD
                     PYSSLNPRMTTGQILSEALAVHDMRTKANIPARVAELLDLVRLPQDAQHKLPHEFSGGQ
                     RQRIAIARALAVEPEVLIADELVSALDVSVQAQVVNLLLDLQQKLGLTILFVAHDLRLV
                     RHVSNRVAVIYLGRIVEIGDSETLFSAPAHPYRQALLSAAPSLNPDDRGKAIPLEGELP
                     SPLNMPSGCPFHVRCRHASEICRTDTPALMPFENRGRVACHHVKEINAHA"
     gene            37986..38981
                     /locus_tag="AN11_04787"
                     /gene="oppF_2"
     CDS             38974..40764
                     /locus_tag="AN11_04788"
                     /inference="ab initio prediction:Prodigal:002006"
                     /codon_start=1
                     /transl_table=11
                     /product="hypothetical protein"
                     /translation="MPDRARIVLALRDEMRTRGLNAFVLPRYDAHQAEYVAPHDERLAY
                     VTGFTGTAGLAIVTGDTVAMFVDGRYVVQAANQCPEPLFSHHHLHDEPPEFWLATVAEQ
                     GWSVGFDAMHLPPVLHDRFTDALNGSRARFVAVEDNPVDAIWPNQPAPPNGIISAFPTQ
                     FTGVGADEKISQLVATLQSGEVDLLVETQPDNIAWLLNVRGSDVAYCPVPQSFLLARSS
                     GQVDWFVETKKFSPEICDHLPDTVTLHPPAAFLPTLSELSGRGACVQYDAEFSPAAVRL
                     ALDRSSAQGRAASSPLTLSKARKNPTEIEGLRACHVEDAIAWTEFCGWLHAEVPARASL
                     NRQVTEREAKDKIQSCRRDRAGHLEESFNTISAAGANAAMCHYATIPEDAATIDPEGTY
                     LLDSGGQYETGTTDATRSFAFGKVRPDGYDRAYTAVFKAFHALATLRFPPGTQGHHIDA
                     ICRRPLWDLGLDYDHGTGHGIGHRLSVHEHPQRIGKPYNPVDLVPGMILSIEPGYYEMG
                     RFGIRIENLFEIVEEDDGFMVFSNLTWIPIQTDMLLTDKLSQAERSWLNAYNAEVLRRI
                     SSQQSPAGRAWAERACAAIA"
     gene            38974..40764
                     /locus_tag="AN11_04788"
     CDS             complement(40918..41610)
                     /gene="fixK_2"
                     /locus_tag="AN11_04789"
                     /inference="ab initio prediction:Prodigal:002006"
                     /inference="similar to AA sequence:UniProtKB:P26488"
                     /codon_start=1
                     /transl_table=11
                     /product="Nitrogen fixation regulation protein FixK"
                     /db_xref="COG:COG0664"
                     /translation="MAHEAEKAVARQSLLLRSLPEQHVDTLLSQAIWREYDRGETIFLQ
                     EETAQAVHVVLAGWIKLFRMSPSGAEAVVSVFTKGESFGEAVALRNMPYPVSAEAVSRC
                     QVMHIPIPVLISLMKEDPEIGISILAATFTHLHSLVAQLEQLKAQTGAQRVAKFLLGLC
                     DRDSGACEVVLPYDKMLIAGRLGMKPESLSRAFSRLKATGVVIDRNHARISDVTSLLEY
                     AESDPMDK"
     gene            complement(40918..41610)
                     /locus_tag="AN11_04789"
                     /gene="fixK_2"
     CDS             41790..43013
                     /gene="hemA_3"
                     /locus_tag="AN11_04790"
                     /EC_number="2.3.1.37"
                     /inference="ab initio prediction:Prodigal:002006"
                     /inference="similar to AA sequence:UniProtKB:P18079"
                     /codon_start=1
                     /transl_table=11
                     /product="5-aminolevulinate synthase"
                     /db_xref="COG:COG0156"
                     /translation="MDYERFFSQSLDALRDEGNYRVFIDLQRHRGAFPNARQTDGDIQR
                     DVRIWCSNDYLGMGQHPDVINAMQNALNRCGAGAGGTRNISGTTHDHVLLEAELADLHG
                     KEAALLFTSGYVSNWAALGTLAAKIPGLIVFSDALNHASMIEGIRHSRAQKVIWQHNDL
                     ADLEAKLAAADPDAPKMIAFESVYSMDGDIAPIKEICDLADKYGAMTYLDEVHAVGLYG
                     PRGGGIAEREGLMDRLTVIEGTLGKAFGVVGGYIAASVALCDFVRSFASGFIFTTALPP
                     AIAAGAAASIRHLKQSNAERGLQKARVEQVRARLDAEGIPHLPNPSHIIPVMVGDPVKC
                     KFISDTLLEEFGIYIQPINYPTVPKGTERLRITPSPVHTDADIDHLVGALSALWQRCQI
                     ARRPMAAQ"
     gene            41790..43013
                     /locus_tag="AN11_04790"
                     /gene="hemA_3"
     CDS             complement(43066..43353)
                     /locus_tag="AN11_04791"
                     /inference="ab initio prediction:Prodigal:002006"
                     /codon_start=1
                     /transl_table=11
                     /product="hypothetical protein"
                     /translation="MAASSSFPKYSRRRLPNPLTKAWLGLLALSLASALLTLLPAAPAT
                     IGGGILLLALLKARLILARYLDLTDSPGWLRGFTMVLTGFSVTVFGLYLV"
     gene            complement(43066..43353)
                     /locus_tag="AN11_04791"
     CDS             complement(43359..43907)
                     /gene="ctaE_2"
                     /locus_tag="AN11_04792"
                     /EC_number="1.9.3.1"
                     /inference="ab initio prediction:Prodigal:002006"
                     /inference="similar to AA sequence:UniProtKB:Q9AEL8"
                     /codon_start=1
                     /transl_table=11
                     /product="Cytochrome c oxidase subunit 3"
                     /db_xref="COG:COG1845"
                     /translation="MSDTTLIDELPGELLMWVLIISELLVFGAGLIAFMGVRLTDPAGF
                     AEAQSHLHRTGAALNTIVLVTSGYLAAQALRWRRDARRNTARLALLGASLLGLVFLVIK
                     GVEYAGKAAQGISYETHPFFLFYYLLTGFHAAHVLAGAFILLLVAWRDEPRNVEAGAQF
                     WHMVDLVWIMLFPVIYLLG"
     gene            complement(43359..43907)
                     /locus_tag="AN11_04792"
                     /gene="ctaE_2"
     CDS             complement(43904..45826)
                     /locus_tag="AN11_04793"
                     /inference="ab initio prediction:Prodigal:002006"
                     /codon_start=1
                     /transl_table=11
                     /product="hypothetical protein"
                     /translation="MVRIEFEPWEPEETIGKLWHTLASRLDAPEVHVGAAVDLSEVAGR
                     LAVLFRGLGGSPGVELRPVSPEVSRHRLGWRRRLATETELMPRASFDGEVLRLPDRLAV
                     FPAREANGALYVWLAATAAHAATRIDEDDPLRGDLRALVAARHMVEATLENAPGLRPLY
                     AELCKGVLYQRNIPGLPPLEAAVEEVVRNMLGDPTPLSPQAQELLALSDDLTAPRGYQH
                     FRPVPLWPELRAVGFSEHNEVENPDTEGPPEESGEKTHRARRRKSDQASRSDSFILHKF
                     EAILSWAEFLNINRRIDDDDPDNAKKAADDQEEIGLGQISKAPPTKLKLHLDLAPEDVN
                     RERLSGRTLYPEWDVRTGQYLPDHVNVLLSDADIREDAAEFGKDPATARRIRAVKRQFE
                     ALRPGRVMTRGHLDGDQLDIEAAVRAATDRLASGESNERVWMQSRPEARDLAVSILLDV
                     SRSTESAVAGRAVIDIEREALAALAWGLNACGDDFAIHAFSSLKRERVYVQRCKRFDEP
                     MGPKVEQRIASLRPGHYTRLGAAIRHCSADLAAQSRKRRLLLVITDGKPNDLDHYEGRH
                     GIEDTCMAVREARRAGHSVFGVTIDKTGKSWFPRMFGQGGFAVIPDPHRLTMALPQIYR
                     QLVGA"
     gene            complement(43904..45826)
                     /locus_tag="AN11_04793"
     CDS             complement(45836..46645)
                     /gene="nirQ"
                     /locus_tag="AN11_04794"
                     /inference="ab initio prediction:Prodigal:002006"
                     /inference="similar to AA sequence:UniProtKB:Q02441"
                     /codon_start=1
                     /transl_table=11
                     /product="Denitrification regulatory protein NirQ"
                     /db_xref="COG:COG0714"
                     /translation="MDGSIQMGTGAADAPFYLPQGDECDVFAAAYTNNLPVLLKGPTGC
                     GKTRFVAHMAASLGRPLYTVACHDDLAAADLIGRYLLKGGETVWVDGPLTRAVREGAIC
                     YLDEVVEARKDVTVVLHPLTDDRRILPIDRTGEELEAAPGFMLVASYNPGYQNILKTLK
                     PSTRQRFISLEFDFPSPEMEAEVVAQESGLALERCKPLIRLANKLRGLKGQDLEEGVST
                     RLVVYAATLIAQGMSTDRAILAAMIEPLTDDEDIKRGLLDLVTAVFG"
     gene            complement(45836..46645)
                     /locus_tag="AN11_04794"
                     /gene="nirQ"
     CDS             complement(46651..48018)
                     /gene="norB"
                     /locus_tag="AN11_04795"
                     /EC_number="1.7.2.5"
                     /inference="ab initio prediction:Prodigal:002006"
                     /inference="similar to AA sequence:UniProtKB:P98008"
                     /codon_start=1
                     /transl_table=11
                     /product="Nitric oxide reductase subunit B"
                     /translation="MKYESQKIAYAYFAVAMGLFAIQVIGGLLAGLIYVSPNFLSELLP
                     FNIVRMLHTNSLIVWLILGFFGAAYFLIPEEAEREIHSPKLAYLQLIILVVGTLGVVVT
                     YVFNLFEGNWLLGKEGREFLEQPKWVKAGIVVAALIFLYNVSMTVLKGKKTAITNILLL
                     GLWGLALLFLFAFYNPGNLSLDKQYWWYVVHLWVEGVWELIMASILAYLMLKLTGVDRE
                     IVEKWLYVIVAAALFSGILGTGHHYYWIGTPAYWQWIGSIFSSLEVIPFFAMMAFAFVM
                     VWKGRRDHPNKAALLWSLGCATLAFFGAGVWGFLHTLHGVNYYTHGTQITAAHGHLAFY
                     GAYVCLNLAIFSYAMPILKNRDPYNQVLNMASFWLMTSGMVFMTFVLTFAGTVQTHMQR
                     VVGDYFMDVQDQIEIFYWMRLGSGLVVVLGALLFIYSIWVPRKEIIEPGAAETPAE"
     gene            complement(46651..48018)
                     /locus_tag="AN11_04795"
                     /gene="norB"
     CDS             complement(48035..48484)
                     /gene="norC"
                     /locus_tag="AN11_04796"
                     /inference="ab initio prediction:Prodigal:002006"
                     /inference="similar to AA sequence:UniProtKB:Q52527"
                     /codon_start=1
                     /transl_table=11
                     /product="Nitric oxide reductase subunit C"
                     /db_xref="COG:COG2010"
                     /translation="MREVMTKSMARNIFYGGSLFFILIFLALSAHSHLYIVNSENAAKL
                     DESVVRGKHVWEKHACINCHSILGEGAYFAPEVGNVMTRWGVLDDPESAFESLKGWMEA
                     QPTGIPGRRQMPNFNLSDEELRDLTNFLIWTDNIDAQGWPPNEAG"
     gene            complement(48035..48484)
                     /locus_tag="AN11_04796"
                     /gene="norC"
     CDS             complement(48584..49765)
                     /locus_tag="AN11_04797"
                     /inference="ab initio prediction:Prodigal:002006"
                     /codon_start=1
                     /transl_table=11
                     /product="hypothetical protein"
                     /translation="MPTIITRIFGEGFRVFFLSAGLYGLFVGLVWGLWLAVPYLAPDYG
                     MTPPMWHAHEMIFGYATAALGGFFLTAVPNWTGAPDARARFIALAAGVWLAGRMAMWFS
                     GILPPLVVAVLDLAFVPILAAKIATLLIRRPKPQNMVFLLLLSLIWVANLLTHLEWAGI
                     TSDTLQTGLRAGLLTLCAMIAILGGRITPAFTRNAMKRAGEPEANWPVSVAGLDKAGMI
                     LALVLPCGVLVLGATGTAGVLGLALGGVQILRMLRWRMIWSARQPILLALHLGLGMLAL
                     GLILWGLAALGFGNEVAALHVLGIGCVGGMTLAVMSRAALGHSGRDLIAPGPMVVAYGL
                     MAAAAISRWIAADMESGYLVAMLLSDGLWVSAFVLYLIAMWPALTGPRLGHSN"
     gene            complement(48584..49765)
                     /locus_tag="AN11_04797"
     CDS             50001..51677
                     /gene="nirS_1"
                     /locus_tag="AN11_04798"
                     /EC_number="1.7.2.1"
                     /inference="ab initio prediction:Prodigal:002006"
                     /inference="similar to AA sequence:UniProtKB:P24040"
                     /codon_start=1
                     /transl_table=11
                     /product="Nitrite reductase"
                     /translation="MSLGISYNKTGRAFGVGLAMLLGSVAAPVFAEEPTLSDEAFESSK
                     QLYFEQCAGCHGVLRKGATGKNLEPHWKKTAADGTVTEGGTLALGQERLEKIIAWGTEG
                     GMNNFSDIMTEQEIKDMATYIMMEAPKPPEMSLEQMKATRKVYVEEADYPTEPLHGRNW
                     ENFFVVIERDVGKVAVIDGDTKEVLTHIPTGYAVHVLKASEHHSTTEPEHPGRFWYTMG
                     RDGKMTKIDLWQKPENMLVSEVKIAYDARDVAVSGDGKYVIGGGYWPPHFAIVDAQTME
                     PVKVVSTRGVNVDGDYVEEARVAAIYTTPNEPTWIVAIKELGQLWQVDYTDLENLRIDK
                     IDSAKFLHDGFFDPTGRYFQIAANASNKMVVVDTETHKLEAMIDTAALPHPGPGANWVD
                     PNCGPVAGTTHLGVGAVTVWGNDPENRPDDAWKVCYEVETDGPGLFIRTHPNSDYIWAD
                     QTKHPEPEIQQSVQVISKETGEIVKTIQITEDEGSAAVHFEFNADGTEVWVSKWNLSDS
                     KEPNGQIVIFDAKTLEEIGRIEGLYAPTGKFNVYNRSNHVT"
     gene            50001..51677
                     /locus_tag="AN11_04798"
                     /gene="nirS_1"
     CDS             51802..53589
                     /locus_tag="AN11_04799"
                     /inference="ab initio prediction:Prodigal:002006"
                     /codon_start=1
                     /transl_table=11
                     /product="hypothetical protein"
                     /translation="MTSEPDKKPPIWRRYFLWGMPVAGLAAAFAAGIIFWGGFNTAMEA
                     TNTEKFCVSCHEMRDYIYTEYTGTIHDVNRSGVGAVCSDCHVPKDWTHKIIRKIQASKE
                     LYGKMVGTISTPEKFEAKRIHLAMNEWERMKATDSRECRNCHDFESMMPEFQKPRARQQ
                     HLNAMETGQTCIDCHKGIAHSNIRDRATDEYLEELEAPNPAFVRPIPPEYLASLEKIEA
                     LEAAEADAEKAAKQAQQEAVQAQIAAAVDAAVAEERANAAGEASAAPAGGGGSDVASNI
                     DWNAVASADLKLFYPGQASFEWVQNGKTHGGARPLTKGGDQCSTCHAKELDTIGNKIVA
                     GGELEPTPIPGKRGVIDATVQAAHDDENLYIRLQWPDAGHSPAPFVDGGKMDPDNQIKV
                     AMMITGTDIELGDQVGCWASCHADNSYMPFDPGADAIAANGDVTGRLTAQDTVTKYISE
                     SRTEVEVKGRGGKPLGGWDKLQSAEQIEQYLADGAYLDLMRVYADGSATNGYLLDQRVV
                     NDGEIAASAELSGGTWTVVFTRPLNSGAPGDVPLEPGQTYTVGFAIHDDYASARFHHVT
                     LNTSLALDDDSANINVVKQ"
     gene            51802..53589
                     /locus_tag="AN11_04799"
     CDS             53642..54049
                     /locus_tag="AN11_04800"
                     /inference="ab initio prediction:Prodigal:002006"
                     /codon_start=1
                     /transl_table=11
                     /product="hypothetical protein"
                     /translation="MKTQRLLPALLFLASPVLAADEDTAAICAEAEERYVELFDQPSSA
                     VEDAEVVLMYKYNFCPAELTVKAGTTVRWVNVDKRTSHSVLLKDGSEPESDRLFPEETV
                     DLTFLTPGPQDYLCGPHWETQNMIGMITVGP"
     gene            53642..54049
                     /locus_tag="AN11_04800"
     CDS             54087..54242
                     /locus_tag="AN11_04801"
                     /inference="ab initio prediction:Prodigal:002006"
                     /codon_start=1
                     /transl_table=11
                     /product="hypothetical protein"
                     /translation="MQIPRSLTYVKEVEPRMRQPAVMTRPVHPATSRNHTGFAQETPGS
                     DDIQDK"
     gene            54087..54242
                     /locus_tag="AN11_04801"
     CDS             54251..55012
                     /gene="sumT_2"
                     /locus_tag="AN11_04802"
                     /EC_number="2.1.1.107"
                     /inference="ab initio prediction:Prodigal:002006"
                     /inference="similar to AA sequence:UniProtKB:O34744"
                     /codon_start=1
                     /transl_table=11
                     /product="Uroporphyrinogen-III C-methyltransferase"
                     /db_xref="COG:COG0007"
                     /translation="MSGKVFLIGAGPGDPELMTLRALRMLQQADVVVYDRLVSDEILAM
                     HTEGARLIPVGKAPKCHTVPQDRINEILLEEARAGHTVARLKGGDPMIFGRGSEEAAYL
                     VDHGVEVEYAPGITAAQGASCSTGVPLTHRGLATSVQYVTGHRQADKVLDLDWKRLADP
                     DSTLVVYMGVANIGQIAMGLMTENLPGSTPVLAVAKATTRAERRLVSRLDRLAADVRQA
                     ELAAPTLFIIGQVVSLYSERPVAELLEQAHG"
     gene            54251..55012
                     /locus_tag="AN11_04802"
                     /gene="sumT_2"
     CDS             55005..55373
                     /locus_tag="AN11_04803"
                     /inference="ab initio prediction:Prodigal:002006"
                     /codon_start=1
                     /transl_table=11
                     /product="hypothetical protein"
                     /translation="MARLGRQNTAPARNNPQSGWAGRTVLTMAVLVATSAIAADTLDPN
                     ALKRLVHQDCGSCHGLSLKGGLGPDLRAGTLAHYDAEVLTGVILDGIPDTAMPPWRPLI
                     TEEEAEWIARYLLEPEAQ"
     gene            55005..55373
                     /locus_tag="AN11_04803"
     CDS             55370..56515
                     /locus_tag="AN11_04804"
                     /inference="ab initio prediction:Prodigal:002006"
                     /codon_start=1
                     /transl_table=11
                     /product="hypothetical protein"
                     /translation="MKQLILGLAATLMMSTAQAEPTATGDLGLVIERAQGSVLLVDQSE
                     RTALARIEGLGDLSHASLVYSPDERFAYVFGRDGGLSKVDIVTRQIANRVVQAGNAIGG
                     AISDDGTLVAVSNYEPGGVRVFDADTLEMVADIPTGSKTIGLVDAPGRRFVFTMWDTGE
                     TWIADFSSGTPEITKIPDMGENPYDALITANGRTYITGLFGEDGLTALDLWADTPQPIR
                     VLPDYGRGQEEMPVYKMPHLEGWALTGREFVLPAVGHHEVLWINADTLTETGRTQTHGQ
                     PVFAMARPDGRQVWVNFAHPLNDTIQVIDSVSKDIIHEFKPGPAVLHMEFTPRGHEVWI
                     SVRDANKVMIYDTQTFEKLREIEADSPSGIFFTARAHRTGL"
     gene            55370..56515
                     /locus_tag="AN11_04804"
     CDS             56519..57508
                     /locus_tag="AN11_04805"
                     /inference="ab initio prediction:Prodigal:002006"
                     /codon_start=1
                     /transl_table=11
                     /product="hypothetical protein"
                     /translation="MCHITDPIDRHLLDDFQRNFPVTERPFQVVADTLKLSEADVIDRL
                     ARMRAAGRITRVGATIAPGAVSASTLAAVAAPEHRIEKIAALIDAEPGVNHNYQREDDW
                     NLWFVATGPDRAHVDNTLARIRKKTGLRVLDLRLVRPFNVDLGFRMSGGARRVPSARRI
                     DRSAMQDGDRDLLQSLSSGLSLVGDPYAALARSLGREPEDVMTRIRCLHEAGIISRLGV
                     IVRHRALGWSANAMVVWDLPADQIDTAGPALAAHPGITLCYERNPVEGVWPYRLYSMIH
                     ARSRSEAYEVLAGATELQELTGARHKVLFSTRCFKQTGALIQPKESAA"
     gene            56519..57508
                     /locus_tag="AN11_04805"
     CDS             57505..57954
                     /locus_tag="AN11_04806"
                     /inference="ab initio prediction:Prodigal:002006"
                     /codon_start=1
                     /transl_table=11
                     /product="hypothetical protein"
                     /translation="MTLDAIDRRILNRMQDDLPLVPNPYAAVADALSISESDLLNRLSR
                     MKKERVITRFGPFFDAAAMGGAFCLCAMAVEPENFEAVLTKVNAHPEVAHNYERTHRLN
                     MWFVLATETPEGIATAAEAIERETGIAVLQFPKLQEFFIGFRVAA"
     gene            57505..57954
                     /locus_tag="AN11_04806"
     CDS             57951..58445
                     /locus_tag="AN11_04807"
                     /inference="ab initio prediction:Prodigal:002006"
                     /codon_start=1
                     /transl_table=11
                     /product="hypothetical protein"
                     /translation="MIDAKDREIIEALQGGLPLVPAPYASVAETLGMDEDALLSRLAGL
                     KSRGVIRRIAAAPNHYKLGMTSNGMTVWDVDDNRVAELGAEIGALPYVTHCYERPRALP
                     DWPYNLFAMVHGSDRTEVEEKRAEITAILGDACRAKDILYSTRILKKTGLRLKSKEQLK
                     G"
     gene            57951..58445
                     /locus_tag="AN11_04807"
     CDS             58449..59663
                     /gene="pqqE"
                     /locus_tag="AN11_04808"
                     /EC_number="1.21.98.4"
                     /inference="ab initio prediction:Prodigal:002006"
                     /inference="protein motif:HAMAP:MF_00660"
                     /codon_start=1
                     /transl_table=11
                     /product="PqqA peptide cyclase"
                     /translation="MFRLTEYMHQLVNPTPVRKRRPGPVKPVVIWNLTRRCNLKCRHCY
                     TVSADVAFPGELSHEQAMVTLEDLGQFRVPALILSGGEPLDRFDFFDIAKRARDLVPML
                     ALSTNGTRIYDETADMIADVGFSYVGISLDGIGATNDWFRGVKGAFADALRGVRECKKR
                     GIKVGLRFCLTEGTQHHLPDLLKLCDDEGVDKFYLSHLVYAGRGDKNRGEDAEHLLTRK
                     GLDLLLERAWEAASGGRPLDIVTGNNDADAGYFLNWVRSRFDAEKEAHVREHLAAWGGN
                     SSGLGVANIDNLGRVHPDTYWSDYTVGNVKTKSFSELWTSDDPMLAMLRTRPRPLKGRC
                     GACQLKDVCGGNTRIRALQLTGDPWAEDPACYLSNQEIGVDDAGERLQVTPFRGKRHDP
                     AHQFF"
     gene            58449..59663
                     /locus_tag="AN11_04808"
                     /gene="pqqE"
     CDS             59638..61263
                     /gene="nirS_2"
                     /locus_tag="AN11_04809"
                     /EC_number="1.7.2.1"
                     /inference="ab initio prediction:Prodigal:002006"
                     /inference="similar to AA sequence:UniProtKB:P24474"
                     /codon_start=1
                     /transl_table=11
                     /product="Nitrite reductase"
                     /db_xref="COG:COG2010"
                     /translation="MIRRISSFDNGRSVHPAPVRVVSSEASGGSICKKMKIGVLCSILS
                     VGAAWADAPSDYAEHCASCHGESRLGGVGPALIPETLKRMRGPRVAAVIAEGRAATQMP
                     GFSHELDALQIEELAGWLKSPLETDPEWGEAEIMASRALDEDYTSVDAPVWDSDPMNIT
                     LVVETGDHHVSVLDGDTFEVLDRFETPFAVHGGPKFSPDGRYVFIMSRDGWVQKYDIWA
                     LKQVGRARAGLNSRNIAMSGDGKWVAVANYLPNTLTLLSTEDLSVAKVIEIKGKKGKGS
                     RVSAVYQAPPRESFVLALKDVPEIWEVFYGANPPQSGLGHDFRIEGQFKNPDPFPVRKI
                     TTPDYLDDFFFDQSYEYVMGASRDGKGGQVIDLVIGQKVADLDLPGMPHLGSGITWQHG
                     DTTVMATPHLTDGTVSVIDMQTWETVKRIKTDGPGFFMRSHENSPYVWADVFFGPNKDA
                     MHVIDKQSLEIIKTLRPAPGETVAHVEFTKDGSHALVSIWEDDGAVIVYDAQTLEEVRR
                     LPMRKPSGKYNVWNKITFSEGTSH"
     gene            59638..61263
                     /locus_tag="AN11_04809"
                     /gene="nirS_2"
     CDS             61220..61483
                     /locus_tag="AN11_04810"
                     /inference="ab initio prediction:Prodigal:002006"
                     /codon_start=1
                     /transl_table=11
                     /product="hypothetical protein"
                     /translation="MSGTRSPSRKAPATEGRWSVWKLAILLYPATALTVAINLFLLGLI
                     LHSAGFGAIEPVPAILWSIPLGIPATWLAGRWLRGLMDEADE"
     gene            61220..61483
                     /locus_tag="AN11_04810"
     CDS             61573..62037
                     /locus_tag="AN11_04811"
                     /inference="ab initio prediction:Prodigal:002006"
                     /codon_start=1
                     /transl_table=11
                     /product="hypothetical protein"
                     /translation="MPTFRPPHSLFDRVSRAVCGLVGIFLLLLQMLGPALASSGDSMWI
                     EICSEAGAVWVEVDLEGDTDDPTAPCPKCADCALCAVTTAAPLPDLPLVAQAGDVRLVH
                     VANQSLCDLHSPKWLWPETRGPPHLTKEESERALRASMASTQVFGGAPWS"
     gene            61573..62037
                     /locus_tag="AN11_04811"
     CDS             62028..64205
                     /locus_tag="AN11_04812"
                     /inference="ab initio prediction:Prodigal:002006"
                     /codon_start=1
                     /transl_table=11
                     /product="hypothetical protein"
                     /translation="MVVSRAIHFLLAFTLSCLMAISAHADSLASFLPEIAPADLVPAAD
                     AFGPVRDDIPVAPVLKGGETVAWAFLTSDFVGTTGYSGKPIHVVAAIDSDAVLTGVKLV
                     KHSEPIVLIGIPNSRMVELTEGYAGLDLKREAETGGEGHDLDIISGATVTIMVIDDSLV
                     RGGIKVARALGLGGLSPVKADGPKREVDMAQNAVFDWTTLSGDGSVRRMTLDIGQVNAA
                     FEATGDQRAIRRPEPGEPDDTFIDMHVALVSVPSIGKSLLGEAEYQNLINWLDEGEQAI
                     LVLGRGAYSFKGSGYVRGGIFDRIQLIQGDRSVRFFDRQQRRLGEVAASDAPSFTELDI
                     FKIPADAEFDPAAPFRLQLLVQRAVGAVEKTFLTFDLGYKLPEQYLLPVAAPVVVDDAT
                     GEAAAKAALWQRIWKDRTVEIGVLIVMLLVLTATFFFQFHATMNARVFYWFRIGYLTMT
                     LFFIGWYANAQLSVVNLMALAGSLRTGFSWDAFLLDPLVFIQWFAVAAALLFWGRGAYC
                     GWLCPFGALQELSNKIARALKVPQWTLPWGLNERLWPAKYMIFLVLFGISFVSIPLAEK
                     YAEVEPFKTAIILKFMRDWPFVVFALALLGIGLFIERFYCRYLCPLGGALAIPARIRMF
                     DWLRRYPDCGSPCQTCANECPVQAIHPTGEINPNECVTCLHCQVLYQSETKCPVVIRQL
                     KRRAKTGSVNLKTPLGQPPANHPNAKPQSVS"
     gene            62028..64205
                     /locus_tag="AN11_04812"
     CDS             64222..66129
                     /gene="nosZ"
                     /locus_tag="AN11_04813"
                     /EC_number="1.7.2.4"
                     /inference="ab initio prediction:Prodigal:002006"
                     /inference="similar to AA sequence:UniProtKB:P94127"
                     /codon_start=1
                     /transl_table=11
                     /product="Nitrous-oxide reductase"
                     /translation="MSDNENKLNITRRGMLGATATGAVIAGTGLGSTLMTAKQASAAAN
                     AALEPGELDEYYGFWSSGQTGELRIMGVPSMRELMRVPVFNRCSATGWGQTNESLKILT
                     EGLLPETKEFLAANGKVTYDNGDLHHPHMSFTDGTYDGRYLFMNDKANTRVARVRCDVM
                     KCDKIIEIPNAHDIHGLRPQKYPRTGYVFANGEHEAPLVNDGQILDDPSQYVNIFTAID
                     GDTMEIAWQVMVSGNLDNTDCDYQGKYAFSTSYNSEMGMNLAEMTENELDHVVVFNLKG
                     IEEAVAAGNYQELNGVKVVDGRKEAGGNLTRYIPIPNSPHGVNAAPDKKHIMINGKLSP
                     TVSVIDVEKVDALFADNADPRSAIVAEPQLGLGPLHTAFDGKGNAYTTLFLDSQVVKWD
                     IAKAIEAYAGADVDPIVDKVDVHYQPGHNSTSMGETAEADGKWLISMNKFSKDRFLNVG
                     PLKPENEQLIDISGDKMKVVHDGPTFAEPHDSIIVHRSKVNPVNVWDRNDPMWEEARQQ
                     AAADGVDLEEGAEEPIRDGNKVRVYMTSTAPVFSMEKFTVKQGDEVTIYVTNLDDVDDV
                     THGLCLSNFGVAMEIAPQATASVTFIADRPGVHWYYCQWFCHALHMEMRGRMFVEPRSA
                     "
     gene            64222..66129
                     /locus_tag="AN11_04813"
                     /gene="nosZ"
     CDS             66132..67388
                     /gene="nosD"
                     /locus_tag="AN11_04814"
                     /inference="ab initio prediction:Prodigal:002006"
                     /inference="similar to AA sequence:UniProtKB:P19843"
                     /codon_start=1
                     /transl_table=11
                     /product="putative ABC transporter binding protein NosD"
                     /translation="MRWSLLIPLLLGSPLWAADWDVPNRAGAINETLAQAADGDTLRLS
                     PGVYFETLVLDRPVTLDGQGQATIDGQGDGSVITVTGPGVTVRGLTVVGSGSDHDGIDS
                     GIQLTKTANAPVVEDNVLLGNLYGVDIHGAKHSIVRGNRIEGRLDQRMNDRGNGVYVWN
                     APGARVEDNDIRYGRDGIFVNSSKKNTFTGNLFRDLRFAVHYMYADNSVVSDNVSIGND
                     LGYAVMFTTNVTVANNVSISDREHGVMLNYANKSVITGNVVKGAKEKCTFLYNSNKNEF
                     TDNWFQGCGIGIHFTAGSERNRIVGNAFVGNRTQVKYVSTKWVEWSEEGRGNYWSDFAA
                     YDVDGNGIADAPYRPNDSMDHVLWTQPSAKLLLGSPAVQLVRWSQSAFPALLPGGVMDS
                     NPLMQAPEPPAMKKVPHDG"
     gene            66132..67388
                     /locus_tag="AN11_04814"
                     /gene="nosD"
     CDS             67378..68271
                     /gene="nosF"
                     /locus_tag="AN11_04815"
                     /inference="ab initio prediction:Prodigal:002006"
                     /inference="similar to AA sequence:UniProtKB:P19844"
                     /codon_start=1
                     /transl_table=11
                     /product="putative ABC transporter ATP-binding protein
                     NosF"
                     /db_xref="COG:COG1131"
                     /translation="MTDKALSIDHVLKDRGKTRVLDDITLSLAPGQRVALLGHNGAGKS
                     TLIKSILGLTPIHGGAIRIGDAAPGSAQARRETAYLPEAVSFHPALTGREQLTLFAKLS
                     GAKADVPGLLERVGLSDALDRRIGAYSKGMRQRLGLAQVLLGRPKVALLDEPTSGLDPI
                     SRQDLYAIIDELAAQGTAVLIASHALTEVEARTDRIAIMRKGRMVADDTLTNLSALAGL
                     PIRLRVRASANPEALAAELGGNRINGASVELLCTSDDKMEALRRIAGLGDAVADVEMTP
                     PKLEDLYRHYAQEERL"
     gene            67378..68271
                     /locus_tag="AN11_04815"
                     /gene="nosF"
     CDS             68268..69089
                     /gene="nosY"
                     /locus_tag="AN11_04816"
                     /inference="ab initio prediction:Prodigal:002006"
                     /inference="similar to AA sequence:UniProtKB:P19845"
                     /codon_start=1
                     /transl_table=11
                     /product="putative ABC transporter permease protein NosY"
                     /db_xref="COG:COG1277"
                     /translation="MTRFLAITRTEMLILRRNRWLLVATLIMVLFALALTFAGSAPTGT
                     LGVDMLTVSVASMTTLSVYLAPLLALMISFDAIAGDVDRGSLSLLLSYPAGRGEILLGK
                     FTAHLAALAFAMTVGFGTAGAVAAFFGGAGPESLMALARLILTSMLLGAVFLALGYLLS
                     ALAKGSTAAAGLSAGLWLVFVVLYDLGLLGAVVMDKGGTFTQSVFPWVMVANPADAFRL
                     WNIAATEGVAMASGMTGAAQALPVWAAPASLLLWPLIGFALARAAFRRVEP"
     gene            68268..69089
                     /locus_tag="AN11_04816"
                     /gene="nosY"
     CDS             69086..69601
                     /gene="nosL"
                     /locus_tag="AN11_04817"
                     /inference="ab initio prediction:Prodigal:002006"
                     /inference="similar to AA sequence:UniProtKB:O68481"
                     /codon_start=1
                     /transl_table=11
                     /product="Copper-binding lipoprotein NosL"
                     /translation="MKRLCLIALIALAACKEEVAVVPDPVDLTPDALSFFCQMNIAEHG
                     GPKGQIHLDGYPAPLFFAQVRDMVAYLKSPERDAKITAVYVSDMGIAVNWREPGISNWI
                     AAGGATFVVGANVAGGMGAREVVPFGDPADADDFINRYGGTALPLSDIPADEVLGPVDL
                     DLNLETPV"
     gene            69086..69601
                     /locus_tag="AN11_04817"
                     /gene="nosL"
     CDS             69598..70500
                     /gene="apbE_2"
                     /locus_tag="AN11_04818"
                     /EC_number="2.7.1.180"
                     /inference="ab initio prediction:Prodigal:002006"
                     /inference="similar to AA sequence:UniProtKB:A5F5Y3"
                     /codon_start=1
                     /transl_table=11
                     /product="FAD:protein FMN transferase"
                     /db_xref="COG:COG1477"
                     /translation="MTVLSRRRFLSISAACMALPAGAKAAPVAHWRGTALGARASLQLS
                     GLTDDEARPVISAIEAELHRLENIFSLYRLDSELSRLNRDGMLTAPAPELLNVLSLCSA
                     LHDASGGVFDPSVQPLWLALASGADESVISSARQLVGWHQVTVTADRILLPQPSVSALT
                     LNGIAQGAITDRIADLLRSMGLGNVLVDMGEIAAIGANADGRHWRVGLAGPDGAVLKRI
                     GISDRAVATSAPGGSMLMRGQGHILSPDGSKPLHRAVSVSAPRAAIADGLSTALCLIPK
                     TRVDTVLDRFPGSRIEMMI"
     gene            69598..70500
                     /locus_tag="AN11_04818"
                     /gene="apbE_2"
     CDS             70754..71269
                     /gene="napF_2"
                     /locus_tag="AN11_04819"
                     /inference="ab initio prediction:Prodigal:002006"
                     /inference="similar to AA sequence:UniProtKB:P0AAL0"
                     /codon_start=1
                     /transl_table=11
                     /product="Ferredoxin-type protein NapF"
                     /db_xref="COG:COG1145"
                     /translation="MSQPTSRRAFLSGRMLREDPGAIRPPGAVEGRFLDLCTACGDCLD
                     ACPEDVITLSAGGYPTLRMTDGACTFCGDCVEACQTGALIADRMADWPWRASIVASACL
                     SLNGISCRICQDSCDEGSIRFKLMPGGKAEPVLNTETCTGCGGCATSCPADAVRFERPA
                     TLHPETLQ"
     gene            70754..71269
                     /locus_tag="AN11_04819"
                     /gene="napF_2"
     CDS             71266..71559
                     /gene="napD"
                     /locus_tag="AN11_04820"
                     /inference="ab initio prediction:Prodigal:002006"
                     /inference="protein motif:HAMAP:MF_02200"
                     /codon_start=1
                     /transl_table=11
                     /product="Chaperone NapD"
                     /translation="MNICGCLVHVAPDSTGTARQVMEDTPGVEVHAATDDGRFVVVVED
                     TPARMASEIIMDLHQIPGVISLTLTYHHFEDLAESYPRPDAPSQPTSRRPMQ"
     gene            71266..71559
                     /locus_tag="AN11_04820"
                     /gene="napD"
     CDS             71556..74048
                     /gene="napA_3"
                     /locus_tag="AN11_04821"
                     /EC_number="1.9.6.1"
                     /inference="ab initio prediction:Prodigal:002006"
                     /inference="similar to AA sequence:UniProtKB:P33937"
                     /codon_start=1
                     /transl_table=11
                     /product="Periplasmic nitrate reductase"
                     /db_xref="COG:COG0243"
                     /translation="MTISESRRTFLKASAAAATASAAGIPMAAGQANAQVATPDIRWDK
                     AACRFCGTGCSVLIGTKDGRVVATQGDPDAPVNRGLNCIKGYFLSKIMYGNDRLTTPLL
                     RKSNGEYDKNGEFEPVSWDEAFDVMAAKWKEALAKKGPTSVGMFGSGQWTVWEGYAAAK
                     LMKAGFRSNNIDPNARHCMASAVVGFMRTFGIDEPMGCYDDLEHADTFVLWGSNMAEMH
                     PILWSRLTDTRLTKPGCEVHVLSTFEHRSFELADNGMVFNPQTDLAILNYIANYIIQNG
                     AVNEEFVKNHVNITKTATDIGYGLRDNHPLQQEAANPNVGKMEPISFEEYAEAVSEYTL
                     EYTEELSGVPAEKLEKLAQQYADPNRKVMSLWTMGFNQHTRGSWVNSLMYNVHLLVGKI
                     SEPGNSPFSLTGQPSACGTAREVGTFAHRLPADMVVTNDKHREICETAWNVPAGTIPPK
                     PGFHAVLQNRKLKDGDLNAYWVQCNNNMQAAPNINEEGYPGYRNPENFITVSDPYPTVT
                     ALSADLILPTAMWVEKEGAYGNAERRTQFWRQQVKAPGEAKSDLWQLMEFAKRFTVEEV
                     WGEELLAAMPEHRGKTMYDVLYANGKIDQYPLSETAEGFDNDDAEHFGYYVQKGLFEEY
                     ADFGRGHAHDLAPFEMYHQARGMRWPVVDGKETLYRFREGYDPYVPEGAGVKFYGKPDG
                     KASIIFAPYEPAPEEPDAEYDLWLCTGRVLEHWHSGSMTRRVPELHRAYPAAVVYMHPQ
                     DAKDRGLRRGQEIVLSTRRGEVTSRVETRGRNKVPRGLVFMPWFDEGQLTNKLTLDATC
                     PLSKETDFKKCACKVERA"
     gene            71556..74048
                     /locus_tag="AN11_04821"
                     /gene="napA_3"
     CDS             74076..74894
                     /gene="napG"
                     /locus_tag="AN11_04822"
                     /inference="ab initio prediction:Prodigal:002006"
                     /inference="similar to AA sequence:UniProtKB:P0AAL3"
                     /codon_start=1
                     /transl_table=11
                     /product="Ferredoxin-type protein NapG"
                     /db_xref="COG:COG1145"
                     /translation="MSLAGTPLSPQRRRFLQGTARAAGGCVVAGSLLAWLARDARSLPA
                     EALRPPGALPEEDFLSACIRCGLCVRDCPYDTLKLAELGSDSGATGTPYFTARDVPCEM
                     CDDIPCVAACPTGALDPSLDNIDDAKMGVAVLVDQENCLNYLGLRCDVCYRVCPVIDEA
                     ITLEPSHNTRSGSHAIFAPTVHADRCTGCGVCEKSCVLPEAAIKVLPARLARGSAADHY
                     RKGWEEKAAKGAPLVEGIIDLPDRLPGPGTDNLVTPGGFAPDYNLPGVGQ"
     gene            74076..74894
                     /locus_tag="AN11_04822"
                     /gene="napG"
     CDS             74891..75808
                     /gene="napH"
                     /locus_tag="AN11_04823"
                     /inference="ab initio prediction:Prodigal:002006"
                     /inference="similar to AA sequence:UniProtKB:P33934"
                     /codon_start=1
                     /transl_table=11
                     /product="Ferredoxin-type protein NapH"
                     /db_xref="COG:COG0348"
                     /translation="MSASTQIPVGQEAIEAKGWIGAHRFLLLRRASQVFFLVLFLLGPW
                     FGIWIVQGSLAGSLTLGVLPLTDPLILLQSMVAGHWPELTALIGGLIVLVTYALIGGRV
                     YCSWVCPINPVTDAASWLHRRLDLPKGWQPKRSTRLWVLATVLIVSGLTGVIAWEIVNP
                     ITMLHRGLIFGMGFVWAMIAAIFVFDLLVARHGWCGHICPVGAFYGLIGTKSLLRVSAS
                     NRAACDDCMDCYAVCPENQVISPALKGKPGSSPLILSPDCTNCGRCIDVCAVDVFKFTH
                     RFDEALVAPADPAAAPKPRAARPI"
     gene            74891..75808
                     /locus_tag="AN11_04823"
                     /gene="napH"
     CDS             75821..76258
                     /gene="napB"
                     /locus_tag="AN11_04824"
                     /inference="ab initio prediction:Prodigal:002006"
                     /inference="similar to AA sequence:UniProtKB:P0ABL3"
                     /codon_start=1
                     /transl_table=11
                     /product="Periplasmic nitrate reductase, electron transfer
                     subunit"
                     /db_xref="COG:COG3043"
                     /translation="MNRPILTGGIALIPVLLLSGFALAQSAQVNSLRGAEVDEPVVLDQ
                     VHRNVEGRMQRNYRQQPPLIPHSIEQYQIDLRTNQCLSCHDWTKAGERNAPTLSMTHYL
                     DREGRELDRIAGTRYFCNQCHVPQADTPALVDNEFEPSSGN"
     gene            75821..76258
                     /locus_tag="AN11_04824"
                     /gene="napB"
     CDS             76288..76986
                     /gene="napC"
                     /locus_tag="AN11_04825"
                     /inference="ab initio prediction:Prodigal:002006"
                     /inference="similar to AA sequence:UniProtKB:P0ABL5"
                     /codon_start=1
                     /transl_table=11
                     /product="Cytochrome c-type protein NapC"
                     /db_xref="COG:COG3005"
                     /translation="MADSPENRGWIGRLWNAIWTPAVMFSSGFLILAGFLAGILFWGGF
                     HWTLELTNTEEFCTSCHTMETNLGEYRETIHYNNHSGVRAICSDCHVPHEWNHKIKAKI
                     MAVKDVYHELAGTISTPEKYEDHRLSMASAVWKKMKESDSRECRNCHNFEYMDFTLQET
                     RAASEHQRAIDSGMTCIDCHQGIAHSLPPNYLETYQDITAELDEAPQNLQQHASAGSDE
                     IRSFLAKRAD"
     gene            76288..76986
                     /locus_tag="AN11_04825"
                     /gene="napC"
     CDS             77001..77258
                     /locus_tag="AN11_04826"
                     /inference="ab initio prediction:Prodigal:002006"
                     /codon_start=1
                     /transl_table=11
                     /product="hypothetical protein"
                     /translation="MLELLGTIGGNILSLPGILGLALGMMTRKLWLGAVMGGVVGVLET
                     LVFAKWQFAHVEVLELMIAIAVGVCAGAVGSAIRIKGATA"
     gene            77001..77258
                     /locus_tag="AN11_04826"
     CDS             complement(77376..78560)
                     /gene="rutD_7"
                     /locus_tag="AN11_04827"
                     /EC_number="3.5.1.-"
                     /inference="ab initio prediction:Prodigal:002006"
                     /inference="protein motif:HAMAP:MF_00832"
                     /codon_start=1
                     /transl_table=11
                     /product="Putative aminoacrylate hydrolase RutD"
                     /translation="MRRWVLNLKDGKLSSGQDQSTLSPKATEVLEYMISRAGMVLSREE
                     ILQAVWHGLFVNPDLVREYIFEIRKSLGDDAKNPSYIETVGRRGFRLIGPVSVQHGEDQ
                     AAHSALSQAQPNPLPLVKYCRSKDGTSIAHTVSGEGYPMLISGSWMTHLEQDWQNPAYG
                     DYIRHLSDKFTVIRYDQRGNGLSEWADVDISFERMVDDMEVVIDAYDFEQVAILGLSQG
                     ASVSLAYALRHPKRISHLVLSGGYSRGRKHRGNEAEIEESEALVNLIRNSWGNENPAIR
                     QILTTMFMPDATKAEMQWFNDFQKLCGPAENIAQFRALFDDIDVSNLLTEISLPTLVLH
                     SDRDAVAPLSEGKILASQIPDASFVQLDSPNHLLFSSEPDFERMIASIESFVRS"
     gene            complement(77376..78560)
                     /locus_tag="AN11_04827"
                     /gene="rutD_7"
     CDS             78672..78881
                     /locus_tag="AN11_04828"
                     /inference="ab initio prediction:Prodigal:002006"
                     /codon_start=1
                     /transl_table=11
                     /product="hypothetical protein"
                     /translation="MPQVSTNKLGQTGASGNNNGVNEVAPLLLRLANQLEEEICRALME
                     DNVALAERLVAPQCELKKLAQGLG"
     gene            78672..78881
                     /locus_tag="AN11_04828"
     CDS             complement(79003..80247)
                     /gene="moeA_2"
                     /locus_tag="AN11_04829"
                     /EC_number="2.10.1.1"
                     /inference="ab initio prediction:Prodigal:002006"
                     /inference="similar to AA sequence:UniProtKB:P12281"
                     /codon_start=1
                     /transl_table=11
                     /product="Molybdopterin molybdenumtransferase"
                     /db_xref="COG:COG0303"
                     /translation="MADGCACDRHAHLYVSVADALTRGLAAANPIVETKPVPLTEAIGR
                     VLAEDCLSKTDMPAFDNSAMDGYAIRTRDLGAGPVFDLPVAGRVAAGDSGAHQAPAGSA
                     LRIFTGAPVPNDFDAILMQEDCELTKGGIRFSSRPTAEQHIRRAGEDLKAGALILRHGC
                     EIGAREVAALASAGFGQVKVYRKLKITIFSTGSELRQPGEDLGPGQIYNSNRNMLRALL
                     DKRWIDLTDIGPVEDDPVLLEQVLRQACDTSDLIVTTGGVSVGDEDHMPRLFSKIGGQT
                     DVMKVAMKPGKPIMFGRHGDALYIGLPGNPVSAYVTWQIIGSPMMARRAGLHPSPLVAE
                     QAVLAEPLQRHPGRQEFRPVQIRGTAPDGRPRLHLMAPSYSGRVALLAQADGLAIIPAD
                     VETLPEGYALELLRF"
     gene            complement(79003..80247)
                     /locus_tag="AN11_04829"
                     /gene="moeA_2"
     CDS             complement(80487..81503)
                     /gene="doeB"
                     /locus_tag="AN11_04830"
                     /EC_number="3.5.1.125"
                     /inference="ab initio prediction:Prodigal:002006"
                     /inference="similar to AA sequence:UniProtKB:E1V7W0"
                     /codon_start=1
                     /transl_table=11
                     /product="N-alpha-acetyl-L-2,4-diaminobutyric acid
                     deacetylase"
                     /db_xref="COG:COG3608"
                     /translation="MVQNCPVRCSLDLVSPGKRTGFIDVTLSNNALAFSTIRVPIGVLC
                     GGAGPTVLLTAGNHGDEYEGQLILHRMLRELEPEQLNGRIIVLPALNAPAVRARTRVSP
                     LDQGNMNRAFPGTHAPGPTAAIARFVSQELIPQSDIILDFHSGGTATRYIDCAFVCLGN
                     DAALNADNIDLARQFGADFTMVSRTSDEGADFDSEAYRQGKKFLSCELGGMGTMTTRSF
                     QIGWSGCCRVLSNLGLFAADEVMTEPADAAMTRFVDVGADCSHVTSNFEGLIDLHVQLG
                     GEVGKGQVVATLYDIHNIGHPPASLTTQQNGVVCVTRRNPLVSPGDHLLMICGDYAI"
     gene            complement(80487..81503)
                     /locus_tag="AN11_04830"
                     /gene="doeB"
     CDS             82542..83582
                     /gene="tsaM1_2"
                     /locus_tag="AN11_04831"
                     /EC_number="1.14.14.-"
                     /inference="ab initio prediction:Prodigal:002006"
                     /inference="similar to AA sequence:UniProtKB:P94679"
                     /codon_start=1
                     /transl_table=11
                     /product="Toluene-4-sulfonate monooxygenase system
                     iron-sulfur subunit TsaM1"
                     /translation="MFLKNAWYVVAWSSEITHELRQIRVLGKKICVYRTRAGEVVALED
                     ACPHRKLPLSKGRMKGDDVECGYHGLTFDCVGQCVSAPGKGRIPSSAKVHSYPVHEKYE
                     LVWIWMGNPAMAEPSEIFEIEHYDDPDWGINRGAAMEIRCNYLYMTDNLLDPTHVAWVH
                     QSSFAQDATKDTPLSVTKKDNGIVVHRWMMDVEPAPFYKKVVEFEGNCDRLQHYEVHYP
                     SHALIKAVFTPAGTGGPDGPLHARTFIMDSYNFMTPTSETETRYYWFQLRNIRPDDAEL
                     SRMMSEDVRYAFEEDLAVLEEVQIGMDEKESPHIDLSIDGGQLRFRRQLEAMIAEEAMV
                     DAKMEG"
     gene            82542..83582
                     /locus_tag="AN11_04831"
                     /gene="tsaM1_2"
     CDS             complement(83753..85435)
                     /gene="hutU"
                     /locus_tag="AN11_04832"
                     /EC_number="4.2.1.49"
                     /inference="ab initio prediction:Prodigal:002006"
                     /inference="similar to AA sequence:UniProtKB:Q9HU83"
                     /codon_start=1
                     /transl_table=11
                     /product="Urocanate hydratase"
                     /db_xref="COG:COG2987"
                     /translation="MTDPRKNTRDIFPPTGPELNAKSWMTEAPLRMMMNNLHPDVAENP
                     HELVVYGGIGRAARTWKDFDTIVASLKDLEEDETLVVQSGKPVAIVRTHADAPRVLIAN
                     SNLVPHWANWDHFNELDKKGLMMYGQMTAGSWIYIGTQGIVQGTYETFAEAGRQHYGGD
                     LKGKWILTGGLGGMGGAQPLAAVFAGACCLAVECNPDSIDFRLRTKYLDEKAETLDEAL
                     EMIDRWTKAGEAKSVGLLGNAAEIFPEIYARMQAGGMRPDIVTDQTSAHDPVNGYLPLG
                     WTMAQWKDKRETDPKAVEKAARASMKQHVAAMVDFWNAGVPTLDYGNNIRQVAQDEGLE
                     NAFAFPGFVPAYIRPLFCRGIGPFRWCALSGDPEDIYKTDAKMKELFPENTHLHNWLDM
                     AQERIAFQGLPARICWIGLGDRHRAGLAFNEMVRNGELKAPVVIGRDHLDSGSVASPNR
                     ETEAMLDGSDAVSDWPLLNALVNTASGATWVSLHHGGGVGMGFSQHAGVVICADGTDAA
                     AKRLERVLWNDPASGVWRHADAGYDIAKDCAREHGLRLPGILG"
     gene            complement(83753..85435)
                     /locus_tag="AN11_04832"
                     /gene="hutU"
     CDS             complement(85432..86226)
                     /locus_tag="AN11_04833"
                     /inference="ab initio prediction:Prodigal:002006"
                     /codon_start=1
                     /transl_table=11
                     /product="hypothetical protein"
                     /translation="MTHPMENIRGDSPLVLGLPHTGTYVPPDIKARLNDRGRELADTDW
                     HIDRLYDGLLPGATTVRATFHRYVIDANRDPSGVSLYPGQNTTTLVPLTDFDGHDIWDQ
                     PPSEAEITERRETFHAPYHAALEAELARVKAIHGIAVLYDCHSIRSHIPFLFDGVLPDM
                     NLGTNGGTTCAPQIEAIAHEFAASSPYSTVLNGRFKGGWTTRHYGRPAEGLHAIQMELA
                     QSTYLTTESPPWSYDDRKATRLRRWLSDILDAIQDTALELAP"
     gene            complement(85432..86226)
                     /locus_tag="AN11_04833"
     CDS             complement(86223..87761)
                     /gene="hutH"
                     /locus_tag="AN11_04834"
                     /EC_number="4.3.1.3"
                     /inference="ab initio prediction:Prodigal:002006"
                     /inference="similar to AA sequence:UniProtKB:O31197"
                     /codon_start=1
                     /transl_table=11
                     /product="Histidine ammonia-lyase"
                     /translation="MTTLTLTPGSVSLAQLEQAYREECAVRLDPTCRPGIEAAHARIAD
                     AAAGEAAVYGVNTGFGKLASVKIAAEDTATLQRNLILSHCCGVGPAIPRAHARLMMALK
                     LLSLGRGASGVRLELIDLIEAMLDKGVTPVIPAQGSVGASGDLAPLSHMAAVMMGAGEA
                     EFGGTVMPGDQALAAAGLTPVELGPKEGLALINGTQFSTAFALAGLFGAWQAAQSALVT
                     SALTTDAIMGSTAPLQPEIHTLRGHRGQIEAGATMRALLAGSVIRDSHREGDTRVQDPY
                     CIRCQPQVVGAAMDVLRQAATTLEIEANAATDNPLVLADAGLIVSGGNFHAEPVGFAAD
                     MIALAIAEIGAIAQRRIALIVDPVLSFDLPPFLTPNPGLNSGLMIAEVTTAALMSENKH
                     LANPCVTDSTPTSANQEDHVSMAAHGARRLGQMVTNLERILGVELLCATQGIEFRAPLP
                     TSETLQGVMARLRAVVPPLGDDRYTAPDIEAASVLIASGEIANGTEIEMPGLGA"
     gene            complement(86223..87761)
                     /locus_tag="AN11_04834"
                     /gene="hutH"
     CDS             complement(87758..88969)
                     /gene="hutI_3"
                     /locus_tag="AN11_04835"
                     /EC_number="3.5.2.7"
                     /inference="ab initio prediction:Prodigal:002006"
                     /inference="similar to AA sequence:UniProtKB:Q8U8Z6"
                     /codon_start=1
                     /transl_table=11
                     /product="Imidazolonepropionase"
                     /db_xref="COG:COG1228"
                     /translation="MQARDHLFTDLHAATMLEAANAYGLIEDAAIAAVDGRIAWVGPQT
                     ELPAEFAVLPRTSFEGRLVTPAFIDCHTHVVFGGHRAVEFEMRLNGASYEEVARAGGGI
                     ISTVKATRSASLEDLVTQALPRVDAMLAEGVSVIEVKSGYGLDKETELNMLRAARALPR
                     HRPARVVTSFLGAHAVPVEYQDRPEAYITEICIPTLRAAHAEGLVDAVDAFCEGIAFLP
                     KQLVPLFDAATELGLPIKCHTEQLSNLGGTKLAASYGAISADHIEYLDEDGVQAMAAAG
                     TVGVILPGAFYTLRETQAPPIDLLRKHKVPMALATDCNPGSAPMTSLLLAMNMGCTLFR
                     MTPEEALQGVTTHAARALRLDDCGRIAPGLRADLAVWNATHPAELAYRIGFNPLHSRIL
                     GELN"
     gene            complement(87758..88969)
                     /locus_tag="AN11_04835"
                     /gene="hutI_3"
     CDS             89051..90415
                     /locus_tag="AN11_04836"
                     /EC_number="3.5.4.32"
                     /inference="ab initio prediction:Prodigal:002006"
                     /inference="similar to AA sequence:UniProtKB:Q9I6Z0"
                     /codon_start=1
                     /transl_table=11
                     /product="8-oxoguanine deaminase"
                     /db_xref="COG:COG0402"
                     /translation="MTAIFANRALLPTGWAENLRLEVESGRIARLTPDSAACDEDTRVD
                     ILLPALSNLHSHAFQRAMAGMTEYRLAGRDSFWTWRDLMYRFTGHLSPEQVQAIAALVY
                     LEMQEAGYAAVGEFHYLHHQPDGTPYDRLAELSDRIMAAAAETGIGLTHLPVLYSYAGV
                     GEKPLESGQRRFGNDVDRFCKLVEQARGALGDLPDDCRVGIAPHSLRATSPADLAQVIA
                     AQGAGPIHIHIAEQPKEVAEVQAGLGARPVEWLLDNAPVDANWCLIHATHMTEAETCAM
                     AGSGAVAGLCPVTEANLGDGPFNGPTYLIANGAFGVGSDSNVLISLTEELRTLEYSQRL
                     RDLSRNVMVVGEGSVGRTLYCGAAEGGAQALGRDAGQIAEGKLADLVAVDGQNPALCAL
                     RPDQLLDGLVFAAKDHVVTDLWSAGRHRVQNGRHVARDQIISGYRAAMAGLLSGL"
     gene            89051..90415
                     /locus_tag="AN11_04836"
     CDS             complement(90412..90951)
                     /gene="ves"
                     /locus_tag="AN11_04837"
                     /inference="ab initio prediction:Prodigal:002006"
                     /inference="protein motif:HAMAP:MF_01591"
                     /codon_start=1
                     /transl_table=11
                     /product="Protein Ves"
                     /translation="MRIRLEETAAAPWANGGGVTRELAVQRIKNQLDWRISVAEIGRDG
                     PFSRFPGLARVHTIIDGAGLNLQGSTDIYKARPFKPLYFDGALPLNARLLGGPCRAFNV
                     IYDPQAITASVDVHIGAQHFDVAPFSFVFVAKGLAVTSVGAQLIAGEAEWPEDALTVTP
                     APDAIVLSVRFAQVRA"
     gene            complement(90412..90951)
                     /locus_tag="AN11_04837"
                     /gene="ves"
     CDS             91029..91730
                     /gene="frlR"
                     /locus_tag="AN11_04838"
                     /inference="ab initio prediction:Prodigal:002006"
                     /inference="similar to AA sequence:UniProtKB:P45544"
                     /codon_start=1
                     /transl_table=11
                     /product="putative fructoselysine utilization operon
                     transcriptional repressor"
                     /db_xref="COG:COG2188"
                     /translation="MTEQKNIGFQAIRDEVLNRIQTRVWPQGSLLPTELELAAEFGCAR
                     ATVNRALRELADQGIVTRKRKGGTRVVTMPVKQAKLPITVVRQTIEEMNAEYRYALVSR
                     TVIACPAWLQAKLGLPEAAQVLHLSCMHHADNRPFQFEERWINIDAVPHVANEDFLTVG
                     PNEWLLAEVPFSNAEIAFSAVPATGPLQDFLSVPSGTPLFQLERTTWFQNKPVTFVRMT
                     FHQGYQMRTTY"
     gene            91029..91730
                     /locus_tag="AN11_04838"
                     /gene="frlR"
     CDS             complement(91901..92806)
                     /gene="gcvA_18"
                     /locus_tag="AN11_04839"
                     /inference="ab initio prediction:Prodigal:002006"
                     /inference="similar to AA sequence:UniProtKB:P0A9F6"
                     /codon_start=1
                     /transl_table=11
                     /product="Glycine cleavage system transcriptional
                     activator"
                     /translation="MSRKIPPFAAIRAFEAVVRLGRNIEAARELNITASGVSHQIRSLE
                     TFVGTTLLKRGAPQSVELTDEGKALFGPVRQALDTLDAAFAEYTGDKSEQTVSVHMYQS
                     LANMWLIPNLPNLREAAPNVNVKIITMPEEITLAGSDIDMAIVFADKPPQEARCVKLFD
                     EIIQPVCAPEYLEARGSIPLPEEMQSEPLISSNHHANEWSRWFSAAGLSEISWKPVAEM
                     DNRSNALQAAKSGLGWAMDRRPFGEESRRKGQLVAPLDLSLPTGNAYYLLTSYRADGSR
                     AVTQFRNWLLRICAREFLLR"
     gene            complement(91901..92806)
                     /locus_tag="AN11_04839"
                     /gene="gcvA_18"
     CDS             complement(92877..94220)
                     /locus_tag="AN11_04840"
                     /inference="ab initio prediction:Prodigal:002006"
                     /codon_start=1
                     /transl_table=11
                     /product="hypothetical protein"
                     /translation="MGHRFDQFAANLRHDDLPETVLWTLRRSFVDTIGVAAVGVTTEMS
                     GIARRVAPMIFGAGTSGSAKMLMDGRSVSPVGAAMAGAFTVDSIDAHDGTTPCKGHAGS
                     AVFPALIAMAQASGNQIDGRRFAEILATAYEVSYRAGLVQHATCADYHTSGAWTAVGVA
                     AAGAKLLGGKAEQIRQAAGIGEYHGPRSQMMRCIDHPTMVRDGVGWGAPSGVTAAYLAM
                     EGFTGAPALTCEGEDGAEFWADLGTGWRLVDHTHYKAYPCCRWAHPSLDSVHDMMQKHG
                     FTHEQVNSVEIRTFHYATRLAGHEPQTQDEFAYAIAFPVAAMLVRGQVGVDELSAEALR
                     DPDILRVSRTIKLIDDPEMTRISTDKRWAQVTIILRNGQRIVDEPRTPRGDADMALSDD
                     QITQKFRMLAVPVLGETRAEEIRDLSAQFDQLAAQDLRHLFDLCTAPV"
     gene            complement(92877..94220)
                     /locus_tag="AN11_04840"
     CDS             complement(94220..95410)
                     /gene="aatB_2"
                     /locus_tag="AN11_04841"
                     /EC_number="2.6.1.1"
                     /inference="ab initio prediction:Prodigal:002006"
                     /inference="similar to AA sequence:UniProtKB:P58350"
                     /codon_start=1
                     /transl_table=11
                     /product="Aspartate aminotransferase"
                     /db_xref="COG:COG0436"
                     /translation="MLSRLVDALPASPIIGVFNKAFEMRQAGADLIDFSVGEPDFDTPA
                     HVCEAGIAAIRAGDTRYTPTDGNGAVKAAVIEKFRRDNNLTFSAQEIIVCSGAKPLLAT
                     AIQAVLNPGDEMVLPVPLWASHLGMVQAVGGTPVLVDTADSCFKLTPEVFETAITPRTR
                     LMMICSPSNPTGAVYSATELEALAVVLRRHPQVNVISDDLYEHIIFDGAEFATLAAVAP
                     DLQQRILTVNGVSKSYAMTGWRIGFAGGPEWWTNGIRSLFSQTNGGPCSISQAATVAAL
                     TGPQEFLKDWCAIYQKRRDQALTGLAEIEGLQTQSPGGAFYLMPECGGLFGRRTPEGKI
                     LTSSTELAAYFLEHGVVVVPGPGFSCDPFYRMSIATSENNISEGLKRMKSAVDVLS"
     gene            complement(94220..95410)
                     /locus_tag="AN11_04841"
                     /gene="aatB_2"
     CDS             complement(95410..97050)
                     /gene="ilvG"
                     /locus_tag="AN11_04842"
                     /EC_number="2.2.1.6"
                     /inference="ab initio prediction:Prodigal:002006"
                     /inference="similar to AA sequence:UniProtKB:P0DP90"
                     /codon_start=1
                     /transl_table=11
                     /product="Acetolactate synthase isozyme 2 large subunit"
                     /translation="MRTGGQVLIDMLRVNGVEAIFGVPGESYLAALDALHDCSNTLKYY
                     TTRQEGGAAFMAAAYSDATGKPGVCFVTRGPGVTNASIGVHTAQQGSTPLILLIGQIPR
                     THRDKEAFQEVDYRRFLGHMVKWVAEIDDPARIPEYVNRAFRTALSGRPGPVALALPED
                     MLAELTDAADLPQVKLTPPAPTPADLEQVSALLAEAERPLLLLGGTCWTEKGHAAAIRF
                     VEDHGLPVAVGFRRQGLFPHDHPNFIGNLGFGGNPMPNEYATSADLVIALGARLNDGTT
                     LKFSLIQSPQPDCKLVHILPGPEDLERLYQADLPILADPNEAAKSLALLPVAKRHSPAS
                     ARADYQAMRTLPVQHGPVNMAEVMRVLNTALPRETTMTTGAGNAADWPNIHFDYRQFLG
                     ALAPISGAMGMGVPAAVAAKVARPYAPAVYVAGDGDFLMNGQEVATAIQYGFDPIFIIV
                     DNSMYGTIRTNQERKHPGRISGTSLTNPDFAVVAQGYGAHGERVETTADFAPALERAMA
                     SGKAAVIHILVGPDSLGPNLTLTDLAEAS"
     gene            complement(95410..97050)
                     /locus_tag="AN11_04842"
                     /gene="ilvG"
     CDS             complement(97258..98310)
                     /gene="ugpC_7"
                     /locus_tag="AN11_04843"
                     /EC_number="7.6.2.10"
                     /inference="ab initio prediction:Prodigal:002006"
                     /inference="similar to AA sequence:UniProtKB:P10907"
                     /codon_start=1
                     /transl_table=11
                     /product="sn-glycerol-3-phosphate import ATP-binding
                     protein UgpC"
                     /db_xref="COG:COG3839"
                     /translation="MGSIKLNAVEKWFGNVQVIKGIDLDIDEGEFIVFVGPSGCGKSTL
                     LRMIGGLEDTSRGAILINDNDVTDHPPSKRGLTMVFQSYALYPHLTVAENMGFSLKVAG
                     APKTDIDAQVSKAAEVLKLTPFLERRPKDLSGGQRQRVAIGRSIVRDPTAFLFDEPLSN
                     LDAALRVEMRYEIAKLHQNLKRTMIYVTHDQVEAMTLADRIVVLEYGHIAQVGTPRELY
                     ERPANLFVAQFIGSPKMNILPCTTDNGFYRLSGGGSGTYDRAVAATRLGIRPEHITVVA
                     QGAGQCDGVIEVIEYLGADTFLILDCGGEDKVTVRITGDTELQPGATIGLHLAPEFLHF
                     FDAADQRVDV"
     gene            complement(97258..98310)
                     /locus_tag="AN11_04843"
                     /gene="ugpC_7"
     CDS             complement(98310..99557)
                     /locus_tag="AN11_04844"
                     /inference="ab initio prediction:Prodigal:002006"
                     /codon_start=1
                     /transl_table=11
                     /product="hypothetical protein"
                     /translation="MNQHTNPDREARNILIANDRGGYTIPTEGLYPYQWNWDSAIAALG
                     FAEFDIDRAWIELETLFSGQWADGMVPHILFHKPDPGYFPGPDVWGCNGPIPSSGIIQP
                     PIAATMARLIWDKDRTLGEVRIRPLFAAMLAWHRWIMKWRLDDLGAVCTTHPWEAGRDN
                     APDWDKAMARMDASDVGEYVRRDTSHVNSDDRPTKFDYDRYIKLVQIGRQAGWDQKTLL
                     RKNPFRVADPTMTFTTLRAARDLLAVGTELGLETDGLSNDIARLEEGARSLWNADLGSF
                     DSRDAHSGDWANSISNASFMCWFAGIESPEMLERLRKVQKTVPHPIPSHDTESPKFDPR
                     RYWRGPTWAIMNMMIGIGLAEMGHEAEAEDLRAKTAALISNFGFAEYFDPNTGSPAGGN
                     SFTWTAAVWLIWAGRN"
     gene            complement(98310..99557)
                     /locus_tag="AN11_04844"
     CDS             complement(99563..100771)
                     /locus_tag="AN11_04845"
                     /inference="ab initio prediction:Prodigal:002006"
                     /codon_start=1
                     /transl_table=11
                     /product="hypothetical protein"
                     /translation="MRKGYITGPILGALWLVVIATTVAVTMSFSTGAAFRPQILLCLIW
                     GALAGWIYIRFPAHHAPARLGISAMLGLSGLTGFGPVLIGPDTSVQAVLVTVLAMAAVI
                     HVSLAAILRETPFGELTRHEFEDAVIRFCTGFGYIFFTAIVVIPFYVMVMTSLKSQQAL
                     LQNPLDFSVDLSQGTALFRSYTELFRDFNFGTYLWTSFYVSVLTVFITLAFSVPGAYAV
                     ARFRFKGQKAFSRSILLIYMVPMIVLALPIYIAFSLTGLRNSILGIVMIYPVTTIPVAL
                     YMLQGYFRGLPTEVEEAGLMDGLSRLSVIWKITLPLSLPALASVSLYVFMIAWNEFLLA
                     FMLLDDPSKFTLTRGVTMLNSSEIPRQHLMAGAVIATVPIMALFLGLERFMTKGLTAGS
                     VKG"
     gene            complement(99563..100771)
                     /locus_tag="AN11_04845"
ORIGIN
        1 tggattgtgc ctcggcgact atttcgcagt ttcggcagat catgaaggca ggggcgtgcg
       61 cttcgccggg atgggcgcag gcaacgaacg cgttcagtcg ttcgattttg tgaacgaatc
      121 catgctcaac cagaaaatcc agcgcacgat acgcgaccgg tggttgagat ccgaaacccg
      181 cctcgcgcag cctttcaagg atcgcatagg cgccaagcgc cttgtggtct tccagcagca
      241 cttgcaacac cttgcgtcga acgggtgtaa agcgaaggtt ctctttctcg caacgcgcat
      301 ctgccgacgc gatagcgtcg gtaacgcagg cggaatggtc atgctgttcg aacccgacgc
      361 tgacggcttc ctcgcggttc tgcaagtcac ttgtcatgtt attacatatc gtatagttga
      421 gcgattaatg ttatacaatc acatagggaa ccccatgtcc agaaagcttc tttccctgtc
      481 catcagcgca accttgtttg gaagtgtggc gtgggctgat acaccgaatg tcgcagttga
      541 tatcgcgccc gtgcattcac tggtcgcgcg ggtaatggat ggtgtcggca gtccggttct
      601 gattgttcaa cccggagctt cgccgcacga atactccctg cgcccttcgg acgccgctgc
      661 actgcaagac gcggacttgg tgttttgggt cggagaagac ctgacaccct ggttggaagg
      721 ggcaatcgaa acgctttcgg aaaacgcaga tgtgacatcc ctgatggagg ctgagggcgc
      781 ggtcgaactg gagcttcgcg agagcgcgtt gttcgaggcg catgaccatg aagcacatgc
      841 cgactcggac aatcacgatc acgatgacca caatgatcat gaaaaccatg atgaacatga
      901 tgacgatcat gccgaagaaa aagatcatga cgaccacgat cacgacgaac atgctgaaca
      961 cgatcatggg tcacacgaca ctcatgtctg gttgtcaccc gagaacgcgg caatctggct
     1021 gaacctgatc gccgggaagc tctcagcctc tgatccggac aatgcaagtg cctatttctc
     1081 gaacgctgcg gcggcacggg aagaaatcga agccctgaaa accgagatca acgagatatt
     1141 ggaaccggcg cgcgggaaag agttcattgt cttccatgat gcctaccaat atttcgaagt
     1201 tgccttcgat attccggccg ccggggcaat ttcgctttct gatgcctccg atcccagccc
     1261 ggcacggatc gccgagattc agggccgtat tcgtgcggag ggcatcgact gtgtccttgc
     1321 cgaacctcag tacgacccca aactggtcca gacggttctg gacgggaccg aggccaatac
     1381 cggcgtcagc gacccgatcg gcgcaaatat cgaaccgggt ccatcgtttt atcctcaact
     1441 tcttcgtaat cttgcaacca ccctctcgga ttgcctttga ccattcggcc tgcattccgc
     1501 tgaaatcgga gtgcaggccg aaacctcgca aggaaaccgt tcggttgacc ggcggattca
     1561 tttgaatccg ccgaatttca gcgcaacgct tttcgcgcag caactcctcg gctacacttc
     1621 tctcattgat aacgagtatt taccgctgtc ccggcattca tttgtttttt gagaggaaaa
     1681 gtcatgagca aacgtcccac aaaatcgcgg aagtcaaagt ctggcggaaa gtccagcttg
     1741 ccaaaagcgc ttgctgcggc cccgcggctt ggtaaccggg tgctgaacgc tcacagggat
     1801 atgactgacc tgcgggacag agcatataag ccaacattgc gacagcttcg cctgacgatg
     1861 gatccgccgc atcccgatct aagccccata cgggatcagg gacgggaagg ggcttgtacc
     1921 gggtttgccc tgtccagtgc gatcaccctg atgaaccggc agcgccacgc acggatcgat
     1981 ccgtccgcac aggtcccgat ggccagtgca cgcatgctgt acgagatggc caaaatcaac
     2041 gatgaatggc ccggggaaga ctacgaaggg tccagcatcc gtgcggcctt gaaagggttc
     2101 taccacaacg gcgtctgcag cgacgaaacc gcaccgtacc aggatggtga ctccggctgg
     2161 catctgactg ttgagcacgc caaagaggcc cgcaaccttg gactgggcgc atattatcgc
     2221 atgcgtccgg aaattatcga ctaccacgcc gctttgaatg aggtcggcgt catctacgtg
     2281 tccgcgcgga ttcaccgggg atggcgaaat ccggcggatg gcgaaatcga accttcatat
     2341 ttcagcgagg gcggacacgc cttcatcatc gtcggctata atgaacgcgg gtttctgatc
     2401 cagaattcat ggggcgagga ctggggcggc ttcgatggcc gtccgggaat tgccctgtgg
     2461 aagtatgaag actggtccgc caccattatg gatgcctggg tgttgcgcct ggcggttccg
     2521 acgccggacg cctttgacct gacaatcagc aatccttcac ctcaatctcg aaccctgttc
     2581 ggttcacagg aagtccgcgc gccccggcac gaagacatca tcggacacat catccatctc
     2641 gatgacggtc agcttaggga aaccgggaaa tacccgacac cgatgacgac catacaggag
     2701 actgcggact ttctgtccga cgaagccgca acggctgagc gtgggtacga acacctgtta
     2761 ttctatgcgc atggcggcct gaacaacgcc aacgcctcgg ccaatcgcgt ccggaaaatg
     2821 aaggaagtgt tcaagcgcaa cggaatttac cccatccact tcatgtggga gaccggtttt
     2881 tttgaatcgc tcaccgatgt cgtcttttcg tcgcgcagta gggccgaggc tcgggtcggc
     2941 ggcctgtcgg atttctttga taccgccctg gaatcctttg cccgcaaacc gggaacagct
     3001 gtatggcgcg acatgaaatg ggacgcccgg gaaagcttta gggccggggg cggcgggcgt
     3061 aaagctgtca aggcacttct aaagggcaac gcgcagcggt ccaaacccct tcagatccat
     3121 tttgtgggtc acagcgcggg ctcgatactt ctggcgcata tgctggatgc catggacaaa
     3181 atgaacccgc tcaaaacccc ggttgcatca tgttccctga tggctccggc ctgcaccgtc
     3241 gatctgttcc agaaaagcta tcaccccaga atacgcaaag ccggagttgc cagcggtgtc
     3301 gcaaaccttt ggcagtataa cctgatcgat cagcgcgaac aggatgacag tgtcgggccc
     3361 tatcggaaat ccctgctgta tttcgtgtcc aatgcatttg aagaccaaaa ggaaatgccg
     3421 atcctgggca tggacaagtt cggcaaaaag gttcccggga agaagggcta caaagtgcac
     3481 tttgccgggc gtgcatcatc tatgacggac agtcacaccc atggcggatt cgacaatgat
     3541 cgccagacaa tgaacgatat tctcaaaaat gtgcttggga aaaaaccgtc acctgcgaac
     3601 gggttccagc ccagcgatct tgtcggttac tgacatgcgc tctggttaga gcgcagacat
     3661 cagttcagta agcgaccgag gacggaaact gggccaatgc ggtggcacct gaactgtgtt
     3721 gtttcaccgg tccaggcagg catccggaga accgctgttc ccggaccttt tccggagtgt
     3781 tgttgtacat tgtccaaaag gaccgaccca gggacgtgat cgacgaaaac ccggtcgcgg
     3841 cagatatttc tcgcaatgac atgtccgtat tgcgcagcag gctgtttgca cgctccagcc
     3901 tcagcgccct gtaagtgcat agcagcttgg ttcctgtttt gctcagaaac cttcgctgaa
     3961 gctgccgggt cgacgtgccc agtacggtcg agatatcagg gattttcagc ggctcttcaa
     4021 tgtgggtcag catagtgtcc acggcctgcc tgaccagtgg gtctgcgccc gaccgttgta
     4081 taagccggat ggccagttgg ctttggtatt gtggtcccga ctccgtcaga ccgatatagt
     4141 cgcgcaggga ttccgcaatg taggccccgt gatcaagcga cacgaaatcc gacatcagcc
     4201 gcagtgagct gagccgggtc gaagcactgt gcatgcgacc tgtcgaagca agatgtgtat
     4261 cggttccgca ttgctgcaac ccgttttcct gcgctgcggc aacaaagttt gaatggacag
     4321 cggcgtctgt tttgtcggcc cgtcccatct gcgccagcag cagaacggcg ccgccaacca
     4381 gaattgttct tggtgccagg ctaaacacct gcgaggtcca gttgcgctcg cgcgaggaga
     4441 gtttccagtt tttgtgaata tcgccccaga aaatcgcggt ccgtccggcc cagtacaagg
     4501 gtgtccccgc gctttcaacg gcgacacgcc ggatgtttac cttgtaggag tgcccctcga
     4561 tcagatcgtt caacgcgtcg tagaattcga cgatcatatc ggtggatggc agtgcacccg
     4621 tttcctttac gaaaacgtca acttcatgga ccttcagggc cttgagcgcg gccggctcag
     4681 ccagttcgct gctggcgttt ttagggatat agtgcttcat ctcaataaca gtgacctgct
     4741 ttcaatttgt gcaccggagt gtggctgcgg aggtggctaa atggtgcccc cgccggatgt
     4801 ttccggcgag gggtattatc tttcactcag cggcttcttc gtattctgac attggagggc
     4861 atgtgcagat gaggtttctg tcgccgtatg cgttgtcgac gcggttgacg ggggaccagt
     4921 atttgtcgac gcccatggag cccgggggga agcaggcctg ttcgcgggtg taggggcggt
     4981 cccagtcgcc gaccagatcg cgcaccgtgt ggggggcgtt tttcagcggg ttgttgtccg
     5041 cgtcgatctt gccgtcgatg atgtcctgcg cctcggcccg gatggacagc atggcatcgc
     5101 agaagcggtc cagctcggcc atgggttccg attcggtggg ttcgaccatc agggtgcccg
     5161 ccaccggcca ggacatggtc ggcgcgtgga agccgctatc gaccagacgc ttggcgatgt
     5221 cgtcgacgct gacatgcgcg gcctcgtcca gcggacgggt gtcgaggatg cattcatgcg
     5281 ccacccggcc cgtttccgag gtgtatagga tcggataggc atccttgagc cgtgccgcga
     5341 tgtagttggc gttcaggatt gccactttcg tcgcctgcgt cagaccctca ccgcccatca
     5401 gcagcacata ggcccacgat acgggaagga tcgagggcga gccgaagggc gccgccgaga
     5461 ccgggcccac ggcggtgccg tattccgggt ggccgggcag atgctcttcc agatgcgcct
     5521 tgacgccgat cgggcccatg ccggggccgc cgccgccatg cgggatgcag aaggtcttgt
     5581 gcaggttcag gtggctgacg tcgccgccga tcttgcccgg ctgggccaga ccgaccatgg
     5641 cgttcatgtt ggcgccgtcg atatagacct gaccgccgtg gtcatgggtg atctggcaga
     5701 cctcctgcac ggtttcctcg aacacgccat gggtcgaggg gtaggtgatc atgcaggcgg
     5761 ccagatggtc gctgtgcttt tccgccttgg cgcggaaatc ggcgacatcg atgttgccct
     5821 tgtcatccga ctgcaccggc accacctgcc agcccaccat ctgcgccgag gccgggttgg
     5881 tgccatgcgc cgaggtcggg atcagacaga cattgcggtg cccttcgcca cgggcgaagt
     5941 gatagttgcg gatggtcagc agacccgcgt actcaccctg cgcgcccgag ttgggctgct
     6001 ggctgatcgc gtcataaccg gtgatctggc acagcttgtc gttcagatcg gcaatcatct
     6061 caagatagcc ctgcgcctga tcttccgggc agaacgggtg cagattgccg aactcgggcc
     6121 aggtgaccgg gatcatctcg atcgtggcgt tcagcttcat ggtgcaggac cccagcggga
     6181 tcatcgcccg gtccagtgcc aggtcgcggt cggccagacg gcgcatgtag cgggtgatct
     6241 cggcctcggc ccggttcttg tggaagatcg ggtgggtcag gtacgcgctt tcgcgcagcg
     6301 catgttccgg caggcggtaa tgcttgttcg agctgtcatc cttgcggtcg atgccgaagg
     6361 caccccagac cgcctcgatg gtctcggggc gggtctgttc atcaaggctg atgccgacct
     6421 tggtctcgcc caccttgcgc aggttgacgc cccgggccac ggcggcctcc atgaccgtct
     6481 tctgcagatg gccgacctcg accgtgatgg tgtcgaagaa cacctcgggt tccacggcaa
     6541 agcctgccgc ctccagaccg tcggccaggc gcgaggtctt gcggtgcacc gattgcgcga
     6601 tggccttgat gccgtcgggg ccgtgataga ccgcatacat cgaggcaatg acggccagca
     6661 gcgcctgcgc ggtgcagacg ttcgagttcg ccttctcgcg gcggatatgc tgctcgcggg
     6721 tctgcagcgc caagcgatag gccttgttgc cacggctgtc gatgctgacg ccgatgatcc
     6781 gccccggcat cgaccgtttc agcttgtcgg tggtcgccat gtaggccgcg tgcgggccgc
     6841 catagcccat cggcacgcca aagcgctggg tcgagccgat ggcaatgtcc gcgcccatct
     6901 cgcccggtga cttcagcagt gccagcgaca ggatatcggc cgctacgatg gcgatcgcct
     6961 tatgttcatg cagcgccgcg atctcggcag agaagtcgcg cacatggcca taggtgcccg
     7021 gatactggaa gatggcgcca aacaccgcac cagcatccag cgtatccgga tcggccacct
     7081 gcacgtcgat gcccagaggc tcggcgcgtg ttttaatgac cgcgatggtc tgcgggtggc
     7141 agttcttgtc cacgaagaag gccgcgttgt tggccttgga ccggccgccg cgcttggcca
     7201 tcgccatggc ttcggccgcc gcggtggctt cgtccagcag cgaggcgttg gccacgtcca
     7261 gcccggtcag gtcgctgacc atggtctgga agttcagaag cgcctcaaga cggccctggc
     7321 tgatctcggg ctgatagggc gtataggcgg tgtaccaggc cgggttttcc aggatgttgc
     7381 gcaggatcgg cgccggcgtg gtggtgccgt aatagccctg accgatcagc gaggtcagaa
     7441 ccttgttctt gcgcgccacc tctttcatgt ggaacagcgc atcgcgctcg gtcatcgccg
     7501 gaccccagtc cagcggctct gtctgccgga tcgccggcgg gacggtggcg tcgatcagct
     7561 cgtccagcgt cttgaagccg atcaccttca gcatgtcgcg catctcggtg ggcgacgggc
     7621 cgatgtggcg gcgattggcg aagtcatagg cttcgtaatc ggtcagtttg aaggccattg
     7681 cagcgctcct catgaaatgt ctcacccagc cgctctggca ggagcctccg gcgtggggta
     7741 agggccgtcc tggaacctgt ccggggacag tttcaggccc aaacgggcgg agcccaaatc
     7801 agcggctccg ggtgaaagaa gggggcggat cccgtcggaa cccgccgttt gctcagccga
     7861 tcagggcctt gtagccgtcc agatccatca gatcctccag ctgcgacgca tccgcgatct
     7921 tgatcttgta gatccacgcc tcgccctcgg ggtcgtcgtt cagcgaaccg ggattgtccg
     7981 ccagcgcctc gttcacctcg acaatctcgc catccaccgg cgcataaagc tcggacgccg
     8041 ccttgaccga ctcgatcacg ccgatctcgc cgcccttctc aaactcgtca cccgcttcct
     8101 gctgctcgac aaaaacaaca tcgccaagct gctcagccgc atgaaccgta atccccagcg
     8161 tcgcaacttc tccttcaact cgcagccact cgtgctcttc agaataatac gtcgacattc
     8221 ctgttctctc ctgacttcaa cgcttgtagt tttgtttgac gaaaggcgtg gccacgatct
     8281 cggccggttg cgccttgccc cgaatgatca ggttcacctt ctcgcccggc tcgccgtggc
     8341 ctgcggacac atagcccatc gcgaccggac cgccgatggt cggaccaaag ccacccgaag
     8401 tgatctgccc gatggtattt ccttcggcac attggatctc gacgccctga cgcgcggggg
     8461 cacgaccgga aggcagaatg ccgaccagtt tgcgcgcggc gccctctgct agttcccgtt
     8521 gaacacgctc agcgccaggg aaaccgcctt cttccttgcg gcgcttttga atggcccagg
     8581 ccagcgacgc ctcgatcggc gaggtggtct gatcgatgtc gttcccatag aggcacagac
     8641 cggcttcgag ccgcagactg tcgcgcgcgc ccagaccggc cgcttcgcag tcttcgtggg
     8701 ccagaaacgc cttgctgatc tcgatggcct tgtcctcggg gatcgagatt tcgtaaccgt
     8761 cctcgccggt atagcccaga cgcgagatac ggcattcgac gccgttgatc ggggccattg
     8821 tggtttccat gaacttcaaa tcgcgcgccg cagggcaaag cgcgcccacc acatcctcgg
     8881 ccttcggtcc ctgaacagcg accagagcac ggtcgaaaat ctcggtgact tcgacccctt
     8941 ccagatgctc tttcatgtgc gggatgtcct gatggcgcag ggctgcgttg accacgacaa
     9001 agaaatagtc acccgcgttg gacacgatca ggtcgtccat gatcccgcct tccgcgttgg
     9061 tgaaaaaccc gtaacgtgcc ttgccgggct tcagagtggc ataggcctga gggcagatgg
     9121 cttccagctt ctcgcccacg ttctcgccac gcaggatcac ctgacccatg tggctgacgt
     9181 cgaacagcgc ggctttttcc cggcactgaa aatgttcacc catgataccc agcggatact
     9241 gaacgggcat ctcccatccg gcaaaatcca ccatctttcc gcccagttcg acatgcaggt
     9301 cgtatagcgg cgtacgtttc ggttcggtca tcttctcaac ctttcaatca gcgggactgg
     9361 tcgcgaacga ccataacggt gcaatgcgca ttgcgcacga cacgtgccag gttcggaccg
     9421 atttcataat tcgggaaatc gcctttggtc gacgccatga cgatcaggtc gaagccttcc
     9481 ttgtgggcaa gcttcagaat ttcgcggtag acgctgcctt cctcgacatg cacgggcacg
     9541 tcagaggcat tgccgtgatc cagaatggcc tgaaccttgc cccgcacgtg gtcttttgcg
     9601 cctgcgccat agttggcggg caggttcggc agctggatga tctcggggat gacagcgatc
     9661 gcgtgcagct cggcaccgta gaatttcgcc tgttccaacg cgaccggcaa agccagcttc
     9721 cacgagtggt cgtcggtgtg atcaattggc agcaggattt tcgtggccat cacgtctctc
     9781 ctcgagatat ggaattctgt ttcgaaggtg gagggccggg acggcccccc gttttttctg
     9841 ttcgaattac tcggcaggag tgttgccggg ttcttccgat tggccgcccg aggcgaagaa
     9901 ctctttcgtc agtttgaaga cgatcgggct cagcaggacc agggctatca ggttcggaag
     9961 cgccatcatc gcgttcagcg tatccgccag cagccagatg aagcccagat ccgcggttgc
    10021 accgaagtag atcatgacaa tccaaaggat gcggtagggc agcagggatt tgacgcccag
    10081 caggaactcg acgcatttct cgccgtagaa ggaccagccg aggatggtgg tgaaggcaaa
    10141 gatcgacaga gcgatggcga tcagataccc accgatacca ggcagggaca gttcgaacgc
    10201 cgccgaggtc agtgccgcgc cggattcacc cgatgtccat gcacccgacg agatgatcgc
    10261 cagaccggtg atcgagcaaa cgatgatggt gtcgatgaac gtacccaaca tcgcgatcag
    10321 gccctggttg accggacctt tggtctcggc cgctgcgtgt gcgatcggag ctgaacccaa
    10381 accggcttcg ttcgagaaga caccgcgcgc cacgccaaac cggattgcgg cccagactgc
    10441 tgcaccggcg aaaccacctt cggcggccga cggagtaaac gcgtgggtga agaccagcga
    10501 cagggcgtga ccgatgctgc cgatgttaat cagcagaacc agcagtcccg cgatgatgta
    10561 ggcaattgcc atgaacggaa ccagtttgcc ggcaaccgca ccaatgcggg taataccacc
    10621 caggatcacg gctgctgtca gaaccatcag gacgacgcca gtgaccgaag tgttcaggcc
    10681 gaaatttgat tccagaacct gcgccacacc gttggcctgc acaccgttgc cgattccgaa
    10741 agcggccacc gcgccgaaca gggcgaaagc aacacccagc caggcccatt tcgcgcccaa
    10801 accgttcttg atgtagtaca tcggaccgcc gacaaagttg cccaactcgt cctgctcgcg
    10861 gtatttcacg gcgcagacag cttcggcgta tttggtggcc atgcccacca gggcggtcat
    10921 ccacatccag aacaaggcgc ccggaccgcc caggaagaca gcagtggcca caccggcgat
    10981 gttacccgtg ccgattgttg ccgacagcga ggtcatcagc gcgttgaacg ggctgatctg
    11041 cccttcgccc tgaccctcac ggcctttgaa cagcaggctg aagcctgtgc caattcgcag
    11101 gatcggcatg aacttcaggc cgacctgtag gaagaaacca gcgccgagga tgaggaccag
    11161 cattggtacc ccccacacga tgctatttat ttcccctaca aagttagata acgcttccat
    11221 ggtttccctc ccatttgcgt caggtttatg ccccgttggc gacggcccgc tggcgggcct
    11281 gcttaagagc agcgaaatct tcgtccgcgt ggaacgacga ccgggtcagc ggtgttgccg
    11341 acacgtgcag aaagcccttg gaacgggcaa tttgttctag cttttcaaac tcttccggtg
    11401 accaaaaccg gtcaatcgga tggtgtttcg gggtcggttg cagatattgt ccgacggtta
    11461 ggaaatcgac attggcagcg cgcagatcgt ccatcacctg gcgcacatca ttaattgttt
    11521 cgcccaaccc taccataagt cccgattttg tgaagatttc cggttcggcc cgtttggcat
    11581 cgtccagaag ccgcaaagag gcataataac gggcacccgg ccgcaccgtc gggtacaaat
    11641 gcggcacggt ttccagatta tggttaaaca catccggcgc cgcttcgaag acgacatccg
    11701 gggctttgcc cttgcccaga aaatcaggcg tcagaacctc gattgtcgtc ccggggttct
    11761 gatgacgcac ggcgcggatc gtttgcgcga tatgctcggc cccaccgtct tccagatcgt
    11821 cgcgatccac ggaagtgatc accacatggc gcaaacccag ctttttgacc gccgccgcga
    11881 cccggcccgg ttcgaacgca tccagagcgt caggacggcc cgtcgccacg ttacagaagg
    11941 aacagccgcg ggtgcagacc tcgcccatga tcatcatggt tgcgtggcgt ttggaccagc
    12001 actctccgat gttggggcag gcggcttctt cgcaaacggt cgccagatcg tgctcgcgca
    12061 tcaggcggcg ggtttcgtaa tactcggatc cttcgatctt tttcttacgt atccacttcg
    12121 gtttgcgcgg tatgacactg tcggcctttt tggccttttc cgggtggcgt gggcgaagct
    12181 ggatggtcat ctggctgctc cggttcaggc gtggattgcg cggcccatgg cgtcaaggca
    12241 ggcttccttg acagcctcgc ccatcgccgg gtgcgcgtgg caggttgcgg cgacctcggc
    12301 gacggttgcg cctttggtca tggccagcac cagttcggcg atcaggtcac cgccatgcgc
    12361 cccgcagata tggcccccca gtatcttgcc acccgcgtcg gccagaacct tgaccgcgcc
    12421 gtctgtttct ccggtcgatc gggcacggga attggccatg aaggcaaatt ttccgaccgt
    12481 atactccgat ccggtctctt tcagcgcttc ttcggtcaga ccaacggacg caacctcggg
    12541 gtcggtgtaa accacgccgg gtaccgtgtt gtaatccaca tgcccggcca acccggccag
    12601 catctcgacg caggcaacac cgtcttcctc tgccttgtgc gccagcatcg gaccgggcac
    12661 gcagtcacct atggcgtaga tgccgggcac cgatgtctgg aatgtgctgt cgacttcgac
    12721 aaagccgcgc tgattcacgg caacacccag ttcttccagc ccgagacccc gggtaacggg
    12781 acggcgaccg actgcgatca gaaccttgtc ggcttccatc acctcttcct tgtccttgcc
    12841 gacgcggtcc atggttaggg tcaggcctga agcggttttt tcaaccgact tcagggcgcg
    12901 gcccagttgg aacttcagcc cgcgcttgga caaggcccgc tgcgccagct tggcgatctc
    12961 gccgtcaatg cccggcagca cgcggtccag atattcgaca acagtgacct tggcgcccag
    13021 gcgcgcccag acctgcccca gttccagacc gattacaccc gcaccgatta cgaccagatg
    13081 ctcgggtacg ctctccagcg cgatcgcgcc ggtcgaactc aggatatcct gctcatcaat
    13141 ttcgatacac ggcggcgagg tcggctcgga cccggtggcg atcaggatgt ttttggcttt
    13201 atgaaccgcg tcgccgacct tgacctgacc tgcggcaggg atgctggccc agccttcgat
    13261 cagatcgaca ccattcttct tgaacagaaa cgcgatgccc ttggtcagat cacctacgat
    13321 cttgtccttg cgctccatca tcgcgccaac gtcgatgctg gccccctcga ctgcaatgcc
    13381 gtgggaggag agatgggaga gttcggcata tttggccgag gaggtcagca aggctttgga
    13441 gggaatgcac cccacattca gacaggttcc gcccagtgcc ccgcgtcctt ccacgcaggc
    13501 cactttcagc cccagctgag ctgcgcggat cgcggcgaca tagccgccgg gtccgccacc
    13561 gataacgata agatcgtagg tattcatggg cttgctctca gtagatcggg tagctcgcgc
    13621 acagggcgcg gacttgttcg cgggttgcct tctcgacggt ttcatcccca tccggcgact
    13681 gtgcaagcgc atccagaacg tcgccgatca ggtggccgat cttcttgaac tcttcgggac
    13741 cgaagccacg gctgcatccg gcggcggtgc ccagacggac tccgcttgtg accgtcggct
    13801 tttccgggtc tccgggcacg ctgttcttgt tgcaggtgaa cccggcgcgc tccagcgccg
    13861 cctcggccgc gttacccttc accccgatgg gtcgaagatc gaccagcatc aggtggttgt
    13921 ccgtgccacc cgaaacgatg tcacagccgc gcgacatcat cacattggac aatgcctcgg
    13981 cgctgtcgac gacgcgttgc atgtattcct tgaattccgg cttctgagct tcgccaaacg
    14041 cgactgcttt gcctgcgatg acgtgcatca gcgggccacc ctgaaggcct gggaacacag
    14101 cggaattgat cttcttcgcc agcgcttcat cattggtcaa gatgatgccg ccgcgcggac
    14161 cgcgcagcgt tttatgggtt gtcgacgtca cgacatgcgc gtgtccgaca ggcgaagggt
    14221 gcagacctgt cgcgaccaga cccgcgatat gggccatgtc ggccagcagc cacgccccga
    14281 cttcgtcggc gatttcgcgg aaccgggcaa agtcgatctt gcgcgaatag gccgacgcgc
    14341 ccgcgatgat cagtttgggt ttctctgcgc gtgccagttc ggcgacttga tcgtagtcga
    14401 tcacacccgc gtcggtcaga ccgtactgaa ccggacggaa ccatttgccc gactgcgcag
    14461 gtttcgcgcc atgagtcagg tggccaccag catccagcga catgcccagg atcgtgtcgc
    14521 ccgggctcag caacgccagt ttgacggcac cgttggcctg tgcgccggaa tgcggctgca
    14581 cattggcaaa ctcgcagccg aaaatcgact tcagccgttc gatggcttca atctcgacct
    14641 catccacata ttcgcatccg ccatagtagc gacgaccggg atagccttcg gcatatttgt
    14701 tggtcagcac tgaaccctgc gcttcgatta cggcctgcga gacaatgttc tcggacgcga
    14761 taagctcaat ttgttcagcc tgacgggaag cttcacgcga aatcgacgcc gcaataaccg
    14821 ggtcggatgc tgcaagagac gttctgaaca tgatttcctc ctccgaaatc cgaatcctta
    14881 acaggggatt ttgtttccta tagtggaaaa caaatgatct aggcaacatt tttttccgat
    14941 ttgttatgtt gagggctaat cgggaactat gtatccttgc tgaaagtggg gggattcaat
    15001 atgtcagacg atttacagcc tgatggggcg ggacttcagg accaggacga tggagccgct
    15061 ctgggtcgct cgatccggga tgcacgccgt gagaagggct ggacgctgga agaggctggc
    15121 agggccgccg gcattggtcg ctcgacgctt tcaaagattg aaaacaacca gacccgaccc
    15181 agtttcgata ttgtccgccg gttgactcag gcgctggata tgaacccgcc gcagctgttc
    15241 cggcaatccg gtcagacggg ggtcgccggg cggcgtgact tcaccccaaa agggacgggc
    15301 gagatcaggc ataccgccac ctacatgcac gagttgctgt gcccggaact gaccagcaag
    15361 cgcatgctac cctatgtagc gacaatcaag gcgcgtgaca tatccgaatt cgacaactgg
    15421 atccggcatt ccggggaaga gttcatgtat gtcctgaagg gcgagttgat ctttgtttcg
    15481 gagcattatc gcccgctgcc gatgaaggcg ggggactcgc tttattatga cagcagcatg
    15541 ggccatggat gcgtatccac cagcgaggaa gacgcgcagg ttctgtgggt gtcactggaa
    15601 tagtcccgct ttagaccaga gcggttgaaa accatgggaa acggctaagc agaaccagga
    15661 ttgctgcaac agccagcaag aagggccaga gcgatcgcaa aatgcgaccc ggtgaggccc
    15721 cgctcatgga agatgcgatg taaagcccga cacccaccgg tggcgtcagc aggcccagaa
    15781 ctaggttcag gcacatgacg acgccgaact gataggggct gatgtcgtag tcgttcattg
    15841 cgatgggcag caggatgggg gtgatcagaa tgacggccgc gatgccatcg atcaacattc
    15901 cgacccccag caagatcagg ttgacgatca gcaggaacag gaatggatca tctgtaatgg
    15961 aggtgatcag gaccgccagc ttctgcggca gtgcctcata gatgattacc cagccaaaaa
    16021 cacttgcggc agaaatcatg aagatgatca tagacgcgtt gattgccgtg cgccggaaca
    16081 tctggggcag cgccttgggc ttaagctctc cgtagatcag ccagccaatc aggaacgcga
    16141 tcagggacgc gatagcggcg gattccgtgg gcgtggcaat accgaacaga acccccccga
    16201 taatggccat ggggatcaat accgccggta aacaggcaag cagggccgaa atcgattcct
    16261 gccgcgtaaa ccaggcgcct ttgggaaatc cctgcgcgaa accgatcagg gcgatcacca
    16321 cggcaaacga gatcgacagc aacagtccgg gcaggatgcc ggcaagaaac atgtcaccga
    16381 tggggatctg cgccagaacg ccaaagatca cgaacatcat ggatggtgga atgaccggtg
    16441 ccagcaatcc cccagcggct gtggtggcag cggcaaagcc cttgtcatag ccttcccgct
    16501 ccatctcagg cgtcatggcc cgcgccatga cggcaatctg cgccgtggcc gatccgatga
    16561 tggcggccat gaacatgttg gccagcaggt tgatataggc cagcccgccg cgaaagccgc
    16621 cgacaaagac ccgggcggca tcgataagcc gtcgggtcat gccaccttcg ttcatcatct
    16681 cgccggtcag catgaaaaga ggaatggcca gaagcccata gttctcgagg cccgagaaca
    16741 tcttctgggc aaagctgtca tacaaaacgg tgttgccgct ttcccaaatg taccagattg
    16801 cggtcagcga caggaccagc gcaacgggaa ccgcgatcag cagcttgaag gcaaaaatca
    16861 gaggcgtcat gcgttgccct cgggttgagg gacacggggg ccggtcagat ttgaaatgct
    16921 gtgcagcgtt gcccccagcg caaacagcca catgaccatc cagaccaggt atttcggaac
    16981 gcccagcgtt gttgtcggtt ccgcgtagat gaagttgaaa gtcgcaccct gaaactgctt
    17041 ggtgtcgaac ccatgccgcg ccagttccag cggtgaatac cagcgccaac agaaccagat
    17101 catgaacagg gcaaagatca gaacgattag gtcaacaagc cgggccgcca agtcccgcaa
    17161 catagggggc agggcatccg tcaggatcgt aacggccaca gcgtgaccat agtgcagcgc
    17221 cgcggatgcg ccgagaaagg tcatccaggc catggcatag atcgccagct catccaccca
    17281 gaacaaagcg gaccccaggc tccgtgtcac gacgttcagc aggataagaa ccgatatggc
    17341 ggcggccaga aaagacgcga gccacagttc agcacgcgcc catgctgcag aaatccgccg
    17401 gatcattgcg ctcactcctc aaaacaaggg gcgcaaatca cctgcgcccc aattgcatga
    17461 gtaccgtatt agttggcggt ttccgcagca acctgtcgca attgatccag cgcacctgat
    17521 ttcccggccc aggtctggtt ccattgatca atggcatcac caaagaatga gctgtccacc
    17581 tgaacatagg ttttgccggt gcctttcacc tgatccagcc attcctgttc cttggcaaca
    17641 taggtgtcga tggtactgtc cacgtgacgg gccatcagtt caccgatcat ggtgcggtct
    17701 tcttcggaca gaccggccca gaccttggcc gacacaagac caaccatcgg gaacatcatg
    17761 tggtccgact gcacgacggt gtcggcatgt tcgtaatatt tcagaaccca gatcagttct
    17821 gcgtccatgt cgatggcatc gacctgaccg ttggccagcg catcgtaaac ggcgggcagg
    17881 ggcatcgggg tcggggccgc accaacggcg ttgtagaagt cgagaatagg ctcgaacgga
    17941 gtgatccgca gtttgagacc ggctaggtcc tctgccgagt tcacgtcgcc ccgggcaacg
    18001 atctggcgca ggccggccat gccgtacccg gtgccgacga caccaacctc ggccggaagc
    18061 tgatccagca tactgcgtgc gccatcgctg cgcaggatgc ggcccgcgtg gccgatatcg
    18121 ctggccagat acggggcata gaacgcgccg aaatccttgg cgcgattgga cacttcggcc
    18181 actgtcatga acgccatgtc caaagcacct gtttgcaact gctgcagcat ctcggcttcg
    18241 ttgcccaact gacgcgccgg aaaaactgtc acgctatgcg cgccaccgct ggcttccgac
    18301 aagtctgcgc caaaggcctc ggccgccttg gtccagatat gcggcggtgg cgtgatcaga
    18361 cccaggcgaa actcatctgc cagcgcaatc gttgcggaaa aagaagccac aaccgcagca
    18421 gtcgcgccgc agagggcttt gtgaaggtag ttcattgtat tctccctgtt ttgttccggt
    18481 tcggctcaga gctggaccca gtccgcaggc ggcttaccct ttccgggatg cagcgttccg
    18541 cagttcggac aagttcgagc ttcggtactg ttatggaaag catcgtaaat ctttggcagt
    18601 gcggtgacga tcccttcggg gccatcaagc gcaacttctt cgcgatgcac aaggccttcg
    18661 cagttaaagc aaaaccattc gaacccttct ttcatccccg gctgacgcgg ggcttcgacc
    18721 acgatgccga tcgatccttc ctgtgggcgc tgcggcgcgt ggcgcacatg aggcggcaac
    18781 aggaaaacct cgccttcacg caccggcaca tcgtagattt tgccgccgtc ggcgatcttc
    18841 agcatcatgt cgcccttttg ctgaaagaac cattcttcaa ccggatcatc gtgaaaatcg
    18901 acacgtgtat tcgggccgcc aacgaccatg acaatcatgt cgccttcctt gtgcagcaac
    18961 tgattgccaa ccggagggcg cagtttgtca gcgttgtctt ccacccattt ctggaaattg
    19021 aagggtttca gcgtcgggtg ttgtcccatg tgctttctcc tgcctgaccg gtgcttgggg
    19081 cacagcaaca ctatatcgtg ccgtcaaaaa gcctaggaca agccgtatga aagaaatatt
    19141 tgtttctggg aatgtcggta tccattaacc tgatatcaga ttgatcaaag ctgaaggccg
    19201 caatcctcga acgctgcgct tgtggcggct ttttcggcct cggtcagttc cagcatggga
    19261 tggcgcacgc ggcctccgac ctgcccaagc aattcctgcc agtatttacc gtgagcggtt
    19321 ggttttccgc caggcttggt acgcttaatc gcggttcgga ccggatcaag actgtcacgc
    19381 acgcgccggg cctggtcgaa ctttccggca aatgccaatt cagtgtattc gtgcatacgc
    19441 aagtcgttcg ccgtctggat ttggtagggc ggcgaggaac acaggtaaag ctgccagccc
    19501 agctcctcga tattgtccag ccagtcgtct tccagagacg tggacaccag gatcttgtca
    19561 cccaccatcc gcgtcagttt tgcatacatg tcccggggga ccgagtattt gatggccatg
    19621 atgttgggca gctccgcaat acgcgcacaa gtttcgggct gcatcagata cccgctgtcg
    19681 ggatggctcc acatggcgat gccgatatcc aggcggtcgc agatatactt gtagtaattg
    19741 tacaaaacct cgtcgcggtc gtgacaaaag ctgagcatcg gggcgtggac caccacataa
    19801 tccgcaccgc agtcctgagc atgccgtcca agctccagca cggtgtccac gttctgatcc
    19861 gagatcgaca tgatcgtccc ggccttgtcc ccgcattcct cggcggcgat ggtcatgttg
    19921 cgtttgcgtt cgtccagcga catcgaccag aactcaccct gtttgcctgc gatgaacagg
    19981 ccctgaattt gcagatcgtc gatccagtgc cgaatgttcc ggcgcaatcc ggcctcgttc
    20041 aggctgaggt cttcgttgaa cgggttcaac gcggctgccc aaatcccccg catggtttcg
    20101 cgcgaatagg ctttggcgtc gtgtttggca tatttcatgg gcaggaagtc cgaaggtcag
    20161 atgttagatc gctagcgtgc aaacactctg gttccgtcaa acgcacaaag ccaagcgcat
    20221 agggcggatc tggatattaa atatttcgat aacagagagc ctgcagtttc ggataggtta
    20281 aggctgcatc tggaggctct atgaaaatcg gcattatcgg cgaaggcgct atcgggcgtt
    20341 acgtggcaca gcacttgctt gaaaaaggcg aagggcctga tgccatattg gtttcacccg
    20401 gacggcgact tgacggaaag gaggccggtc catcccgtgt ttcctgcgtc tctgacctgc
    20461 ccggcgggat cgatctgatg gtcgattgcg cgggccatgc gggcctgaaa gcacacggag
    20521 ccgccattct ggaacggggc atcgacctgg taacactgtc agtcggcgca ttggctgacc
    20581 ctgatcttga acaggcgctg gcactggcgg cgcgtaacgg tcattcgcat ttgcgccttg
    20641 ccagcggggc aatcggcgca ctggattgtc tgtccgccgc aagggtaggg gggctgaccg
    20701 aggtcatcta tcgcggcagc aagcccccgg cgggatggcg cggttcagct gcagaagaac
    20761 aattgaagct ggacgaccta aaatcagcgg cagtacattt ttgcggaact gcccggcaag
    20821 cagccgtggc ctatccaaag aacgccaacg tggcagcggc catagcgttg gcggggctgg
    20881 gatttgacga gacaagggtt gaactgatcg ccgatccggc tgttaatgcc aatatccacg
    20941 aaatcgaggc gcgcggcagt tttggcacct tcacattcag gatcgaagga aaggcgctgc
    21001 cggacaaccc gcgcagttcg gctctggctg ccatgagcgc gattgccgcc atcgaaagac
    21061 agcccgcagc gatcagtata tgaggggcct tcatggtcgc acatcatacc cgtatcgttg
    21121 agcgcgcgct gacgcggttg aagctgcgcc agttgcgtct gctggttgcg gtcgggcagc
    21181 acggcagcat ccagaacgcg gcgcgcgatc tgggcatttc gcagcctgcc gccaccaaga
    21241 tgattcagga cctggagctg gatttcgagg tcaagctttt cgagcggacc aatcgcggcg
    21301 ttgtgcccac ggtgtttggt gaagcactga tccgccatgg caagctgatc ttcgcgcagg
    21361 tctcaaatgc cgctcaggaa ttggatgatc tgaacgaagg caacagcggc cgggttgtgg
    21421 tgggaaccct gctggcggcg tcaccaacct tgctgccacg cgctgtcgaa cggctgctga
    21481 aagaccgccc gaaagtcgcg gtcaaaattg tcgaggggac aaacgaagtg ctgatgcctg
    21541 cgcttttgtc gggcgagatc gacatggttg tcggtcgtct gccaagtcat cgccaccgag
    21601 cacggatcac gcaggaaaag ttctttgatg aacgggtatt ggccgtgacg ggaacgcagc
    21661 atcctttggt cggcaagccg aatatcactt tcgaagaact cagacgcttt ggctggatac
    21721 ttccgccggt cgaaaccact ctgcgccgcc aaaccgacca gtattttgtg cggcaggatc
    21781 agtaccagcc gggtgtttca attgaatcgg tctcctatct tgccaacagg tccctgttgc
    21841 gatcccacga ttttgtcggg ctgatgccgg cccatgtcgc ctcgttggat atcgaccgtg
    21901 gcctgctggc ctgcctggac tgggctgtcc catttggtgc gggcccggtt ggcgtctcgc
    21961 acagagggga aaacagcctg tccccggcaa gcagcacatt tctggatgcc ctgcgcgcgg
    22021 cagcagggga catctgaacc atccctgcag atatcacgca atcggatatc agtatttctt
    22081 caattcagtt gaggtgatgc cagcggaaat gagaccctga agctgaattg caacctgcga
    22141 gggcgccatg agcacttatc cggacctgaa actttatatc ggcggtgagt ggcgcaaggc
    22201 agcagacgac attcccgtgt tgaaccctgc gaccgaagag gaaatcggca ggcttcccaa
    22261 agcgggcagg tccgatctgg atgacgcgct ggctgcggcc gaagcggggt ttcgcgtttg
    22321 gcgtcgcacg gccccacgcg accgtgcgga catcatgatc aaggctgcgg cgctgatgcg
    22381 cgaccggcag gaggagattg cccgctcaat cactgccgag catggaaagc cgctggcaca
    22441 ggcccggctc gaggtgatcc gcggctgcga gtttttcgaa tgggacgcgg gcgaggccat
    22501 gcgtacttat ggccgcgtta tcccctcggc gcccggcgtt cgatatgttg tgcaccacca
    22561 acccatcggg gtggttcttg gcctctcgcc ctggaatttc ccgatgagcc agccggcacg
    22621 caagattgca ggcgcgctgg catcggggtg ttcgatcatc ctgaaagcgg ctgaagaaac
    22681 tccggcaggt gccatgcata tcgcgcgcgc cttccacgac gccggcttgc caccgggtgt
    22741 cctgaacctt gtctttggtg agcctgcgga tatctcaagc catcttatcc ggcaggatcc
    22801 agtacggctt gtcgccttta ccgggtcaac agcggtcggg cgccacctga cgacgctcgc
    22861 ctcggagaac atgacgcgcg tcctgatgga gctgggcggg catgcaccag tcatcgtctg
    22921 tgaagataca gacgttgaaa aagccgcact tagcggagcg gtccgcaaat acaggaatgc
    22981 agggcaggtc tgcacctcgc caacccggtt ttttgtgcac gaaagcatct acaagccatt
    23041 cctggacaca ttcactaaac gggccgctgc cactgtcgta gggaacggag tggaagaggg
    23101 tatcgaaatg gggccgctgg caaacgaccg ccgcgttccc gcgctgagcg aacttgtgga
    23161 agatgcccgt gatgccggtg caacgatctg caccgggggc ggtcggatcg gagccaaagg
    23221 ctatttcttt gcgccgaccg ttttgacgaa tgtgcctgac gacgcccgcg tgatgcaaga
    23281 agagccattt ggcccgctgg ccgtgatcaa tccggttgct tcactggacg aagccatagc
    23341 caaggcgaat gcgacacctt ttggtcttgc cgcttacggg ttttcaaaca gggccgacta
    23401 tattgaccgg atgaccgatg aagtcgaagc cggaaacctt tcctttaata cgctggaagc
    23461 atcattgccg gaaacacctt ttggcggggt caaatccagt ggatacggcc gggaaggcgg
    23521 gacggagggt ctggaaaact atatgattgt taaaaatatc tcgcacagca cccagatcgt
    23581 ttgatcatgc gcggggcaaa atccggcccc gaaatatcgt tctgacagta aatggcgaag
    23641 tagcttaaag cactgtcatt gttaaaattt ttgacaaatt aaagaattag tagaatgggt
    23701 catattttgg cctcaatcaa acgtcagttc acatagccac tggcattgac gccgctcaca
    23761 ctcaatcgct gcggcatgca gttgcttttc cccctcgtgg caactcagat ccgacctccc
    23821 acttgaaaac ggatcttgcc gtagcgattg aaagccagtt ttttcacatc tgatctggtt
    23881 cgggtcatgc ctattgatgc tctgaaaact cctgttcaag ccaggtttcg aacagttgct
    23941 taacaggctc gtttgcgcct gttccgcttg tctcaacaag aaagtgggat tggttgattg
    24001 ggaccgcatc gccgacaatc gcgatggcct gtccggactc gatcgcggtt tgcgcgaacc
    24061 tttccagcac cattgcgtac cctccgcccg ccgcaacgac gcccatcgcg gcgacggttg
    24121 tatcgacgga gtagggggac aagggttcag aatacgctat gcccaacgct tcgaaatact
    24181 tctgccccat gtcctgaaat cccagaatct gcacaagcgg ttgcttgcgg agttcggcaa
    24241 ccggaatgct ttgccccgac gccgaatccg ccgcgacagg tacgatacgc tcggtcgaga
    24301 tttttcgggt tcgcgcatca ggccagtcac caacccccac gcgcaactcg acatccacgt
    24361 tttcgcgacc agccgaatcc gcccaaatgt tcgagaccag ccgaatggat acatcgggct
    24421 ggctgcgggt gaattccggc agcctgtgtg ccagccagag cgtcgctgtc gagatcggag
    24481 cccgcacggt tagaacctgc gcgcttccgg acccgaaaag gctggcggtc gataccgtaa
    24541 tatcgcttag cgcgcgccgc acggaatagg cgtaggcctg tccgacctct gtcaggctca
    24601 ggtttctggc cgcgcgaaag aaaagcttgc accccaactg cgcctctagc gagcggacat
    24661 gcagactgag cgccgtttgc gttatgccca gttccttagc tgcggccgta aagctcatat
    24721 gccgcgctgc gcattcaaac gatctgagcc agacaagatt tggggaattg gacacgttca
    24781 gcaccaagga aagtttgtga ttattgctct ttttattcgt tttacttttt cgcttcaacg
    24841 tcgctaaatc ggtgcgcaaa cggaattttc accggcctga tcagaccgga caacctgggg
    24901 aacgcgctca tgaaagttgg atttattggt ctgggcaacg tcggcggcaa gctttcgggt
    24961 tcgctgctgc gcaatggtat ggacctgaca gtccatgatc tgaacgaaga actggttgat
    25021 gccttcgtgg cccgtggtgc gaaaaaggcg gaaggaccgg cgcaactgat gcgggattgt
    25081 gatgcggtca tcacctgcct gccgtcgcct gctgcgtcgg acgccgtcat gcagcagatg
    25141 ttgcctgaag tgaccgacgg caaaatctgg atggagatgt ccaccacgga tgaggctgaa
    25201 gtcaaacgcc tgggggccat ggtgatggag cggggcgggg cggcagtgga ttgcccggtc
    25261 tcaggcggat gccaccgcgc ggcgactgga aatatctcga tctttgcggg atgtgatcgc
    25321 gcaacgttcg agcgtatcgc gccgttcctc aagaccatgg gccgccgtat tttgcatacc
    25381 ggtgagttgg ggtcggcttc ggtcctgaaa gttttgacga actatctggc cacagccaat
    25441 ctggtgacct gctgcgaggc tctggtcacg gccaaagccg caggtatgga cctgaatacc
    25501 acctatgaag cgatcaagat cagttccggc acatcgtttg ttcatgagac cgagagtcag
    25561 gtcatcctga acggatcacg cgacatctcg ttcaccatgg atctggtcaa aaaggacgtg
    25621 agcctgttcc agcaggttgc cgaccgccac aacgtcccgt tggaaatctc gcccatgctg
    25681 gttcagattt tcgaggacgg gatcgaacgt tttggcgaac gtgagttgtc gcccaacata
    25741 atcaggcgcc tggaagaggt cacaggcctg gagatccttg cacccggctt cccgcccgag
    25801 atggaagacg atgaacccga agagcccggc tatgaggtga tcccgcaagg caaggcgctg
    25861 aaagccgctg aatgacctga tcacgtcggg ctttgaaccg gctcaggcat atcatagctg
    25921 tggccgccag ggccattctg tccggcaagc tggtgctgct aaatcgcgag taggggattg
    25981 gacatgacga cagcggacac caacccaacg gaaaatgccg cccatcgccc cgagcctggt
    26041 ccgatgagcc gcgagtggca ctggcaccct gaattgccgg tgaaccacgc gccatattgg
    26101 cattggccgc cgaaacctcg tgttctggct aagtggcttt ggcagaatta cctgcaggtt
    26161 tccgatcgtt cgatctattt ggcactgtcg tttgttgtgg cgttctggat gcaacccgtt
    26221 ggccccgaac aaatgcaatt cgcgttcggg tggatgtcat gggttttcat ccgaaactgg
    26281 gctctgctga tcattgtcgc aggtgggctg catttctggt tctacggaat tgacgggcag
    26341 ggcaagctgc tgaaatacga cccaagaccc tacatgaagc gcaagaatgc gctttataag
    26401 ttcggctatc agacctggga caatatgtac tattcgctgg tctacggtgc cacgatcctg
    26461 tcggcgctcg agtgcttttt gcgctggatg tatgccaatg gttacgtcgc cacgcttagc
    26521 tttgacgctc atccggtctg gtttattcta ctgtttccga tactcgccat atggcagagt
    26581 tttcatttct acatggtgca tctttttctg catcaaccgt tcatttacag acatgtccac
    26641 gcagttcatc atcgcaacgt aaacaccgga ccctggtcgg gcatgtcgat gcacccggtc
    26701 gaggctctcg gctacctcag cgcgatcctg atcgttctgg tattgccaag tcatccggtt
    26761 cacatgatct ttctgggatt ttggctgatg ctgggcgccg cttcatctca ttcaggttac
    26821 gaggcgattt gggcccacga ccgcaaagca ctcctgatcg gtgccttttt tcatcagttg
    26881 catcatcgat actacgaatg caactacggc aacgcggaaa tgccgtggga caagtggttc
    26941 ggcacatatc acgacggctc agaggaggcg accgtacgca cgcgcaaccg gaaacgcgaa
    27001 atgcatgcgt cagggaagta gctaacgttt cgttttcccg tggttttatg aaaatacaac
    27061 tctaaatggc gttcgtcggg atatcccgca taatgatgat tatgttaata acgtgggggt
    27121 gtatcgttta ggtactcgct ttggccaacg acaacggctt cgcaatgctt gttttctgat
    27181 acttcttatc tatattgtca tatatgaaat ataaggaagc ttgtgatgtc caggattctt
    27241 catctttatg atgtcgcaga agataccgaa cgcgatcttt ccgcgcagga agcggttcgg
    27301 cttgcccaaa aggacaaatc cctgatcctt atcagcggtg ttcgggacat gtcgcccagg
    27361 acatttcacc tcatcgcatc ctcggttgcc agacgaaagc tggagcgcgc tcaggagcgt
    27421 attgacgcga tgatcgatgc ctatctcgac acggacgcgt tcgatcaggt cgaggcaaag
    27481 attgacgaag acaacgcccg gctgcgcgct gagttcctga gcgattttga ggtccttaca
    27541 agcgcccaga tccatgccat gtctggcagc acatcgagaa acaagtcagc cacggcgaac
    27601 gactggaaaa aggccggaaa gatcttttcg gtcaaactgc agggcaagga cctgtatccg
    27661 gcgttccaat ttaatgctga tgggcggccc tatgcgacct tggtggacgt gcttgcggcg
    27721 cttccgcagg atttgactcc ctggcaaacg gccttttggc ttgtcgcgcc ccaaaacgcg
    27781 ctggatggtg cccggcccat tgatcttgtt caggccggtg acgcgcgggt tgccgatgcc
    27841 gctgcacgcg cgtttaaaac gccggcaggc tgacggcgcg tgatacttcc gaattcggcc
    27901 ggacagcatc cctactttgc gctggaaagc gggcgagagg tctttcgcct gcaccgagac
    27961 gttctggatg gtgatcagtt caatcccggc tacggcacgt cccgcttcgc cccctttcag
    28021 gatctcgagg gcaaaatagt tcccactctt tactccgcta ccacatttga tggcgcggct
    28081 tatgaaacac tgttccgaga acgtccggcc aagtatcaga cattccctcg taaccgtctt
    28141 gatgactatg cagcaagccg gttaacgacc aggcgggaac ttcagttggt tcgtttgttt
    28201 acgccggaac tcgccgcctg ggacatcgcg gaagctgacc tgcttaccta cgatgaaagc
    28261 aactatccca cttgccggga gcttgccgcc ttgatctgga aagacaatcc cgccgcagat
    28321 ggcatgatct ggtcatccgt gcgtgacagt tccgcattgg cgatgatgct gttcgaagat
    28381 cgggtaacac ccggcgcgct gacggtaaca gaaacgcggt acgttcagcg cgacgcggac
    28441 ttgctggatc agctgagaac aacggcgcgc cgcgcgggca tcacgatcag ccgttaagct
    28501 tgttttgaaa aggtgtcgaa cgccttgagc gccttggcgc tgtaggcata agacgggccg
    28561 ccccccatat aggtcgccat ggccagcgcc tcgcacagtt cttcccggct ggcaccgagg
    28621 cgcaccaaag aacggacgtg aaagccgata caactgtcac accgcgtcgc aattgcgatc
    28681 ccgagcgcca tgaactcttt ggttttttcg ctgagcgcgc cgttggactt ggcggcctta
    28741 cccatgatgc caaagccttt gaccgtctcg ggcacttctt tcgaatatgt tgcgatgtcg
    28801 gcctcaatcg cggccatgaa gtcattccag tccatgtcgt cctccttcag ccgcgttcgt
    28861 ccgatcccat gcggcgttcc agccagcgca ctccggcgct gatgatcaga accaggatca
    28921 gatattcaag gatcagcagc gaatagatct caagcgggcg gtattctgtc accaccagct
    28981 cgttcgcgcg ccgcgtcagt tcctgcatgc cgatgacgct ggcaaaggcg ctcatcttga
    29041 caatgtagat gaactggttc gccagcggcg gcaaaatgcg ccggatcgcc tgaggcagga
    29101 tcacatagcg catggtttga aggtagttca ggccgatggt ctgggccgcc tcggtctgtc
    29161 ccttggcaat cgactggata ccggcccggt atatctcggc cgtaaatgcg ctgtcggaca
    29221 aggcaagcgt gatgatcgca ccccaaaacg gatcaatcgg tatgttcagg cccatttcgc
    29281 gaaaaacgat cggcaggccg tagaagaccc agaacagcat gggcagcagc gggatcgagc
    29341 ggatcagttc gacatagatc cggttcacca aacgccagcc tcggcttttg gccagccccg
    29401 gcaatgccac gattagcccc aggacaatcg agatgacggc agcgatcact gaaatcaaga
    29461 tggtgtcgcc catgccggaa atcaggaatt tgacattgat ccagcccgct tcggtcatcg
    29521 gattgatgac ataccatccc catgtggaag aactggaaca agctgcaagc gccagaaacg
    29581 acaggagaag aagaaggttt cttatcatcg cgtttggccc cctcaatgtt gcagtatctg
    29641 gctgagaaat ttctggcagc gctcggatcg gggggcgcca aagaactcct cggggttgcc
    29701 ctgctcgaca atctgccccg catccatgaa caccatgttg tctgccactt tgcgggcaaa
    29761 gcccatctca tgggtcacca cgaccatggt cataccttct tgcgcaagtt ccaccatcac
    29821 atcgagcact tcggaaatca tctcggggtc cagtgccgac gtgggttcgt caaacaacag
    29881 gacccggggc tccatgcata acgaccgcgc gatggcaacg cgctgctgct gtccgccgga
    29941 cagttggccg gggcgttttt cggcctgatc cgggatgtga acccgttcca gataatgcct
    30001 cgcccgagcc tcggcgtcgg cacgcgacat tcctcgtgac ttgatcgggc caagggtcag
    30061 gttttccaga acgctcaggt gcgggaatag attgaactgc tgaaacacca ttccgacctc
    30121 tgaccggatg gccgtcacgg atttggggtc attcgtcagt tcaattccat caacacggat
    30181 ggtgcctttc tggtgttctt ccaatcggtt gatacagcgc accacggtcg atttgccgga
    30241 ccccgaaggg ccgcagatca caaccttttc gcccgacttg atgccaagat tgatgtcctt
    30301 caaaacatgg aaatcgccgt accatttatt gacattcaca agttcgattg ccgtttcgct
    30361 cactggccgg gctcccttgg tatgaagttt tcctgggaag aaatattttt cttgaggtta
    30421 acgttgcact tgacgttaaa tcaagcatca aaaatgctag tatacaacgg caatcaatga
    30481 acaaccaacg ggagcactca gatgaaaaac ctactcagga cggccgctgc ggcagccatc
    30541 ggactggccc ttgccggggc cgcacaggcc cagtcagcgc tgaacgaaat ccttgatggc
    30601 ggtgtcctga aggttggcac aaccggtgac tggaatccga tgaccctgcg cgaccctgcg
    30661 accaacagct acaaagggta tgacatcgac atcatgaccg agctggccaa cgacctgggg
    30721 gtcgaggtcg agtttgttcc gaccgactgg aaaacgctgg tcaacggcgt ggtctcgggc
    30781 aaataccaca tgaccggttc ggcttcgatc tcgccgccac gcatgaaggt tgcgggtttc
    30841 tcggaaagct acatctcggt cgaactctat cctttcacga ccaaggacaa ggccgaccgt
    30901 ttcaacggct acgactcgat caaccagcct gacgtcaagg ttgcaacaac ccttggcacc
    30961 acattcgaaa aacgcgcgcg cgaatggttc ccgaatgcgg atatcaaggt ggtcgaggcc
    31021 cctgcccgcg gatttcagga ggttctggcc ggacgtgccg acgtctttat cacgtcaaac
    31081 atcgaaggcg cgacgctgga agccaaattt ccggttgtcc ccgttgcagg cgccgaggcg
    31141 cgttctcctt cgcccatcgc catgctgctg ccacaggacg atcaggtgtg gatcaattac
    31201 gtgaacaact ggatcaaagt gaaaaaggcg caggggttct ttgaggccaa caaggaaaaa
    31261 tgggggcttt gatccccata ttcagaaccg ttcgctccgg ccggagcgga cggtctatcc
    31321 gggcaatgct ttggccagaa gcgaaataaa actgaccttg tccgtcttta gctcaaccgc
    31381 cccatgggtc gtactggaat cataactcag actgtcgccg gggcgcatgt ggtacaagcc
    31441 ttcgccgcac cgaaagatca tttcgccctc ggttacatgc acgaactctg ccccttcatg
    31501 ctgatacagc ggacccggcg gcaaggggcc ttcaagcgtg acaaggaagc tttcgaagct
    31561 cacgtggctg gcttcggcac gtccgatcag tttgaacgca tgcccaaaat cgctacccat
    31621 acgctgaacc gtcatgccct cgccggcggc cacaaaggat acatccgtca cttcggcagt
    31681 tccggcgaag aaattgatca gcggaacgcc cgtggccttc gccaacgcct caagcgaact
    31741 cagcgaagcg gaaacctgtc cccgctcgat cttggaaatc atcgctggcg agacattggc
    31801 gcgcgccgac agttcagcga tcgtcaggcc ggccagaacc ctatgggctt tgaccgctgc
    31861 gccgattacc tgatccagcc ggggcttttc cccttcgatg ggtgcggaac cttccatgca
    31921 cgcagcgtaa cgccccggta caaaaaggga aagcgcgcgt aaccgtaagg acacatgatg
    31981 caactggaac acatgacctg gtacgaagtt gacgaccgcc ttggcagtgg ctgcgcggtg
    32041 atgcttccta tcggttcgac cgaacaacac gggccgatcg ggcggatcgg gaccgacacg
    32101 atctgtgccg gggccgtcgc actgcgcgcc gctgatctgt gtgacgcgat cgtggcaccc
    32161 gccctggcct acacgcccgc acccttcaac gctgcctttc ccggcacggt ttccgttacc
    32221 ccggatgtgt tcacccttta cgcaagggaa atcattgaag gccttttggc gcagggcttt
    32281 tctggcgtct tcatcgttaa cggccatggt gcgaacattg caccgctgca ggccataagc
    32341 gccgacctgc ccccgaacgc cttgatcatc cgcagctggt gggagcctga acccgtcaac
    32401 gcattgcggc gaacgctata cggagaatgg gaagggatgc acgccacccc gtccgaagtt
    32461 gccatcacgc aatccttgtt gggcgccata tccgacgaac gcgccgatga gccgccgcaa
    32521 aagctgaccc ctcaatacct gcgtgatcac agcggagacc gtcacgggcc gcccgatgaa
    32581 caccgcgcag aattcccgga cgggcgggtc ggatcccatt ccgcgctggc cacgcctaca
    32641 gacggagccc gactgttgga gatggcggct caagccatct cacgggagtt tcttgatttt
    32701 caaaaggcaa ggaagcaaag ttgacaacac ttggtgccag atttttagtt gcactaaaat
    32761 aaattttgat cttacccaca ttcttctgtt caatggtcag aacaaatgga atgcaggaga
    32821 gaccggatgc aagctccgac aacgcgggca aaaaccaagg ggcagccgac cgaattgggt
    32881 caggcgatcc ggcgacgccg aaaggcgatg gggctgacgc tggatcaggt tgccaagaaa
    32941 gccgatctga ctactggctt tctgtcgcag gtcgagcgtg ggctcagctc tccctcttta
    33001 acctctctca tggcaattgc cgcggctttg caaacaacca ttgaacagct gctgagcgtt
    33061 ccacaggtct tttccgagtt tgtcgccaag gatagcagac agacctattc ccttggtttg
    33121 cgcgggcggt tttacgagaa actcgggccg ggatttctgg gcgctctgtt ccacccgcag
    33181 atcgttcatc gtccgccggg gcacatatcg gaacgtatgt gccacagcgg tgaagccttt
    33241 tgctatctgc aagccggtca actggaatac catctgggtg atcgtgtttt tatcatgtca
    33301 cccggtgacg tggttcatca cgacacatcg acgcctcact attccgttgt cctgggcgaa
    33361 accgaggccg tcgaactgtg ggttacaacc tctccgatca aggattccgc gccaccagac
    33421 agcggttagg actgcgaaaa actcagtccc ggaatgccgc ggtctaaaaa agtttcatct
    33481 tttgctaaaa aaaactttag taaaactaag aatcgcttaa tgtccctccg caggagcaag
    33541 aagatttgcg ggaggagaag aagatgaagc tgaagacact attgggcgcc acggtcgccg
    33601 cgacgcttgc gctgcccgtt ctggcgcaag aacgcggggg cacattgaac tttgcccgct
    33661 atgacggatc gcgccttatc gatccgatct acgcggaccg caaccccgat atctggatgg
    33721 ttggcagcct gttcgacacg cttttgcgca gcagccccga tggcaactcg gtcgaacccg
    33781 ggcttgcaga agactatgca gtgtcagagg acggcaagac cgtatccctg accccgcgag
    33841 aaggtatcca gttcgctgac ggctcgccca tgtcgggcgc ggatgtggtc ttttcgctgg
    33901 atcgcgcccg caaccctgac ctgagcccat gggctggtct actggggtcg attgacgcgg
    33961 tgtccgcgga tggaaacgcg atcaccatcg ctttgaaaga ccccgatccc accctgttgt
    34021 cgatgttggc catattcaac accgccatcg tttcgaaagc cgcattcgac gcagccgcag
    34081 gtgaaacgga tcaggacaaa tccgctgcca tttttgcggc cacaagcgca ggcgtcggct
    34141 ccggcccgtt ctatttgtgc ggctttgaac aaggggccag catggatttc tgcgccaacg
    34201 agcattactg gcgcatggcc gcggatggca aagccctgcc ctatctggac ggcgtccatt
    34261 tcgagatcgt tcccgatgat gcaacccgca ttctacgcct ccaggcggga gaggttgatg
    34321 cagccgagtt catcccgttc agccgcgtgg ccgagcttga ggccgatccg aacatcaaca
    34381 tgcagctgta tccgtcaaca cggatcatct attcgccgat caacacccat gagacacgcg
    34441 ccgacggttc ccccaacccg ctggcagacc cccgcgtgcg gcaggcgctg aactatggaa
    34501 ccaacaagga tgctctgatc ggtgtggttc tgcacggtgc gggccaaccc atgagctcac
    34561 cgctgatggc caaagcaacg caatatgcgg ccgatctgag cccgctctat agctatgatc
    34621 ttgaaaaagc caaagggttg atcgcggatg ccggggtcgc ggacggcacg caggtgactc
    34681 tgaccacgct ggccggatcc gccgatgacg caacaatttt cgccgcgctt cagcaaatgt
    34741 ggggcgagtt gggaattgat ctggtggtcg aacaggtcga cggcgccacg cgcggggcca
    34801 agaaccgctc gggtgagttt gacattcaca cctatggctg ggtcaacgat gtgaacgatc
    34861 ccagccaggt tgtcggctgg ctgggctaca caccgactgc caaggctgtc ggcaccggtt
    34921 gggagaacgc agagttcaac accctgttcg aagaggccgc caaagacatg gacccggact
    34981 ctcgaaaggc caagttcgac cgcatgcagg cactttatgc cgaggcagcc cccttgctgt
    35041 tcatgtatga aacacctttc gctgtcgcgc tggggacggc ggtcgagggc tatgttcaga
    35101 ccccgcttgg caataacatc ttcgatgaag ccacagtcag ccgctaagag ctgatccctt
    35161 gcctcgccgc accctgcggc ggggcccttt gcggagcgtc gaattgtcca gcctgtccta
    35221 catcttcaaa cggcttttgc tgatgatccc gaccttcttt ctggtcatga tcatcatatt
    35281 tatgctggtg cgcctgttgc ccggtgatcc ggccatcgcc atggccgggg accgcgcatc
    35341 tgacgccgat attgctgcaa tccgggaaag actgggtctg acggaaccga tgccagtgca
    35401 attctggctg tttctgacca atactctgca gggcgatctg ggccgttcga tcctgatgcg
    35461 gacggatgtc gtgggcgtca ttgccgatcg attgccgatc acggttttcc tgacgattta
    35521 ctcggttgtg ctatccctga tcatcgctgg tccgctggcc tttgtcgcgg cgctcaatcg
    35581 cggccgctgg cccgatgcgg tgatccgcac tgtgttccag atcggcctgt cgatgccggt
    35641 gttttacatc ggactggttc tgctgacctt tttggcggcg cagttgcgcc tgttcccggt
    35701 gggtggctat ggcgacacgt ttggtgagcg tctctatcac ctgtttctgc cttcggtgac
    35761 cgtggcgctt tatacttcgg ccatgatcat gcggaacttg cgcagcgcga ttatcgaggt
    35821 tctggatgcc gagtatgtcc agttcgcccg cgccaagggt ctgccgccgc gcctgatcct
    35881 tggccgtcac gtgttgcgca acgcgctgat ctccacggtc accctgctgg gcctgtccat
    35941 cggcaatctg atgagcggaa cgctggttac cgagactgtc tttgcggtgc ccggaatggg
    36001 acggctgatg ctggaagcga tctttgcgcg cgactacccg ctgatacagg ggctgaccct
    36061 gaccttcgcg cttctggttt cgctggtctt tctgatgacg gacctgttcc aaagccgcct
    36121 ggacccaagg atgcgcctgc aatgagtgac gtgcctttca cagccgaccg cccatccctt
    36181 gcccgcgccg ccttgcgcaa gccgggtttt gtggccggtt tgctgatcat cgggttatcg
    36241 accctgctgg ccatctttcc cggagcgttt gctccttacg atccaaatgc aattgactat
    36301 ctggcggtgc gtcagccgcc atcatgggag cacccgttcg gcaccgacct gctaggccgt
    36361 gacagcttgt cccgcgtgat ctgggcttat caggtcaata tgcaaatggc gatcttcggc
    36421 acagtttttg ctctggtgac gggtgtcatc atcggagctc tggtcggata ttaccggagc
    36481 attgccgatc tgatcttcgg acggatcgtc gatgcggtca tcacatttcc atttctggtg
    36541 ctggtgatcg cggtagtcgc cgttttgggg ccgggcctta tcaacatgta tatcgccata
    36601 tcagtggtct actgggtcta ttacgcgcgt ctgatgcgag ccgaggtgat cgcgcagatg
    36661 ggcaatgact atgcggccgc cggggtcgtc atgggctatt ccgaccggcg catcatcttc
    36721 cgtcacctgc tgcccaatgc catcaccccg gtcattgtct actggatgac tgacatggcg
    36781 ctggtgatct tgctgggttc gtcgctgggc tatcttgggt tgggcgcgca gccaccgcag
    36841 gcggaatggg gcgtgctgat cgccgagggg cgcaatttca tctcgaccgc atggtggctc
    36901 agcctgatgc ccggtttggc aatcgttttg acgggccttg gcttttcgct gctgggcgac
    36961 gggctggccg atctgctgag accacgggga aaagagatga ctgaacgaac tcccatcctc
    37021 gaggttcagg ggcttaacac cactttccac cgcaacggcc gggaactgcc ggccctgcgc
    37081 gacgtcagct tcagcgtggc tcgtggcgag gttctggggc tggtcggtga aagcagttcg
    37141 ggcaaaagcg tcaccctgcg ctcgatcatc ggactggcgc ggcgttatgg cgatgtcagc
    37201 gggcaggtcc gctggcaggg ccgcgatctg gtgccgctgc cggaccgcgc tctgcggcag
    37261 gtccaggggc gcgagatcgc gatgatcttt caggaaccca tgacctcgct gaacccattg
    37321 ctgacagtgg gtctgcaact ggaggagaca ttgcgcgcac atacggatct gtccggaaaa
    37381 gcccggcgcg accgggcggt cgagatgctg gatctggtcg gtatcccctc ggcggcgcaa
    37441 aggctcaggg attacccgca ccagttctcc ggtggtatgc gccaacgggt catgatcgca
    37501 atcgcactgg ccgccaaccc caggttgctg ctggcggatg agccgactac ggcgctggat
    37561 gtgaccattc aggcgcagat cctcgatctg attctgcgtc tggcggacga gatggaaatg
    37621 ggcgtcgtcc ttgtcactca tgatctgggc gtggtcgccc aaacctgtga caacgtggcg
    37681 gttatttatg caggccggat cgtcgaacag gggccggttc gggatgtgct gcgcgaaccc
    37741 cgccatcctt acacagttgg cctgatgcgc tcggttccgg aaaatcttac acctcggacg
    37801 ccgctttatt ccgtgccggg tgttcctcca tctctggacg cgcttccgca gggatgcgcc
    37861 tttgcgccac gctgcgaggc ctgcatccag ccctgccagc aggaccgccc ggttctgtcg
    37921 gtgatcgcgg acagcaggca ggtggcctgc ttcaaccctg tgaccaaggc cgaaggaaac
    37981 gccgcatgaa caatgccgtg atcgaaatac gcgacctgca tcagcggttt gccctgggtc
    38041 gcagcctttc tgatcttgcc accggccggc cgggtcgcgt ggtgcgggcg ctgaatggcg
    38101 tcagcctgga tcttatccgg ggtgaaacgc ttggcgtcgt cggcgaatcc ggttgcggga
    38161 aatccacgct ggcccgctgc atcgttcgat tgcatagccc cagtgacggg acgatccgtt
    38221 tcgaggggca ggatatcttc gaagatgcag gcggcgaccg cagttacaac cggcgcgttc
    38281 agatgatgtt ccaggacccc tattcctcgc tgaacccacg catgacaacg ggccagattc
    38341 tgtccgaggc gttggcggtc cacgacatgc gcaccaaagc gaacatcccc gcccgtgtcg
    38401 cggaactgct ggaccttgtg cgtctgcctc aggacgctca gcacaaactg ccgcacgagt
    38461 tttccggtgg ccagcgacag cgcatcgcca ttgcccgcgc actggcggtc gagcccgaag
    38521 tgctgattgc ggatgaactg gtttcggcgc tggatgtgtc ggtgcaggcg caggtggtca
    38581 acttgctgct ggacctgcag caaaaactgg gcctgaccat cctgtttgtg gctcacgacc
    38641 tgcgactggt gcggcatgtg tcaaatcgcg ttgcggtgat ctatctgggc cggatcgtcg
    38701 aaatcggcga tagcgagaca ttgttctccg cccctgccca tccctacagg caggcgcttt
    38761 tgtctgccgc gccatccctg aacccggatg atcggggcaa ggccatcccg cttgaaggag
    38821 agttgccctc gcccctgaac atgccatcgg gctgcccgtt ccatgtccgc tgtcgccacg
    38881 catccgagat ttgcaggacc gatactcctg ccctgatgcc gttcgaaaat cgcggccggg
    38941 tcgcctgcca ccacgtcaaa gagatcaacg cccatgcctg accgcgctcg gatcgtttta
    39001 gccctgcgcg acgagatgcg cacccgtggt cttaatgcat ttgttctgcc ccgctacgat
    39061 gcgcatcagg ccgaatacgt cgcgccgcat gacgaacggc tggcctatgt gaccggcttc
    39121 accggtactg ccggactggc catcgtgaca ggtgacactg tcgccatgtt tgttgatgga
    39181 cgatatgtgg ttcaggctgc caatcaatgc ccggaacctt tgttctcgca tcaccatctg
    39241 cacgacgagc cgcctgaatt ctggctggcc accgttgccg aacagggctg gtccgtcggg
    39301 tttgacgcca tgcacctgcc gcccgttttg catgaccgct tcacggatgc gctgaatgga
    39361 tcgcgcgccc gttttgtcgc cgttgaagac aaccctgttg acgcgatctg gcccaatcag
    39421 cccgcgccgc ccaacggcat catctctgcc tttccgacac aattcacggg tgtaggcgcg
    39481 gatgaaaaga tctctcagct tgtcgcaacc ctgcaaagcg gcgaggtcga tctgctggtg
    39541 gaaacacagc cggacaacat agcatggctt ctcaatgtgc gcggttcgga tgtggcttat
    39601 tgtccggttc cacagtcttt tttgttggcg cgttcatcgg gtcaggttga ctggttcgtc
    39661 gaaaccaaaa aattcagccc agaaatctgc gatcatctgc ccgacaccgt gacgctgcat
    39721 ccgccagcag catttctacc gaccctttcg gagttgtcgg gtcgtggcgc gtgcgtgcaa
    39781 tacgatgccg aattttcccc ggctgcggtg cgtctggccc tcgaccggtc atctgcacaa
    39841 ggtcgagcgg ccagcagtcc gctgacgctg tccaaggccc ggaaaaatcc aacggaaata
    39901 gaaggcctgc gtgcttgtca cgttgaagac gccatcgcgt ggaccgagtt ctgtggttgg
    39961 ctacacgctg aggtccccgc gcgagcctct ctcaacagac aagtgaccga gcgtgaagca
    40021 aaagacaaaa ttcagtcctg ccgccgcgac cgtgccgggc atcttgagga aagcttcaat
    40081 accatttcgg ccgcgggtgc gaatgctgcc atgtgccatt acgcgaccat tccggaggat
    40141 gcggcaacaa ttgaccctga agggacatat ctgctggatt ccggcggcca gtatgagacc
    40201 ggcacaaccg acgccacccg cagctttgcc ttcggaaagg tcaggcccga tgggtatgac
    40261 cgcgcctata ccgccgtgtt taaagcgttc cacgccctag caacactgcg gtttccaccc
    40321 ggcacacagg gccaccacat cgacgccatc tgccgccgcc ctttgtggga tctggggttg
    40381 gactatgatc acggaaccgg acatggcatc gggcatcgcc tttccgtaca cgaacacccg
    40441 cagcgtatag gcaagccata caacccggtg gatcttgtgc cgggtatgat cctgtccatc
    40501 gagccggggt attatgagat gggccggttc ggcattcgta tcgaaaacct gttcgagatc
    40561 gtcgaagagg acgatggctt catggtgttt tccaacctca catggatacc gatccagact
    40621 gatatgctgc ttactgacaa gttgtcccaa gcggaacgaa gctggctgaa cgcatataac
    40681 gccgaggtcc tgcgccggat cagttcgcag caatcacccg ccgggcgtgc atgggccgag
    40741 agagcctgcg cagccattgc ttgacgggtt gttcagtacc tcgcaacggt tccaaatatt
    40801 ccggaatgga acttgtgcac agggccccgg ctcaaaacgg gtcgaagcca tgtaagaaac
    40861 ttgcatgatg ggaagacaaa gttcaggctt aatcagcgaa gtgacaggac agtccggtca
    40921 tttgtccatc gggtcgcttt cagcatattc cagaagagaa gtgacatctg aaatccgcgc
    40981 gtggttgcga tcgatgacga ctccggttgc cttgaggcgc gaaaatgcgc ggctcaggct
    41041 ttcgggcttc attccaaggc gtccggcgat cagcatcttg tcatagggca gcaccacctc
    41101 gcaggcaccg ctgtcgcgat cgcaaagacc cagcaggaat tttgccaccc tctgtgcccc
    41161 ggtttgcgcc ttcagttgct ccaactgcgc caccagtgaa tgcaggtgcg taaatgttgc
    41221 cgccagtatc gagataccga tttcggggtc ttccttcatc agagatatca gcacagggat
    41281 cgggatatgc atcacctgac aacgcgacac ggcctcggca gagaccggat agggcatatt
    41341 gcgcaacgcc accgcctcgc caaagctttc gcccttggtg aaaacgctga ccactgcctc
    41401 ggcaccggac ggagacatcc ggaacagttt gatccaccca gccagaacca cgtgaacggc
    41461 ctgagccgtc tcttcctgca gaaagatggt ttccccacgg tcgtattcgc gccagatggc
    41521 ttggctcagt aacgtatcta catgttgctc tggcaagctc ctgagcagca aagactgccg
    41581 ggcaactgcc ttttcggctt catgggccac gaatattccc ctttttcagg ccgggtctcc
    41641 gaccggtatt ttccttgctt tatggctatg ccaaagccat cgcccaggca ccagcccttt
    41701 cccgcccacc aacttgacta ttgtcatgtc acgcctcggc cgcagcgatt aacctcgctg
    41761 caaagccagc aatccgggga gcacacacca tggactacga gcgatttttt agtcaaagcc
    41821 tcgacgcatt gcgggatgag ggaaactaca gggttttcat cgatttgcaa cgccaccgcg
    41881 gcgcttttcc aaatgcgcgg caaaccgatg gcgatatcca gcgcgatgtg cggatctggt
    41941 gctcgaacga ctatctgggc atgggtcagc atccggatgt gatcaacgcg atgcaaaatg
    42001 cgttgaatcg ctgcggcgca ggtgcgggtg gaacgcgcaa catttccggc acaacccacg
    42061 atcatgtgtt gctcgaggcg gaactggctg acctgcacgg gaaagaagcc gcgctgctgt
    42121 ttacgtccgg ttacgtttcg aactgggccg cgcttggtac acttgcggcg aaaattcctg
    42181 gtctgatcgt gttctccgac gcgctgaatc atgcctcgat gatcgagggc attcgccact
    42241 cacgggcgca aaaggtgatc tggcaacaca acgaccttgc cgatctcgag gccaaactgg
    42301 ccgccgctga ccccgatgcg cccaagatga tcgcctttga atccgtttac tcaatggacg
    42361 gggatatcgc cccgatcaaa gagatctgcg acctggccga caagtacggg gcgatgactt
    42421 acctggatga agttcacgcc gttggcctct atggtccacg tggcggcggc atcgccgaac
    42481 gtgaagggct gatggaccgc ctgaccgtca tcgaaggcac gcttggcaaa gcgttcggag
    42541 tagtgggcgg ttatatcgca gcgtcggtcg ccttatgcga tttcgtgcgc agcttcgcca
    42601 gtggattcat ctttacgacc gccctgccgc cggcgattgc agccggggca gcggcatcaa
    42661 ttcggcatct gaaacagtcg aacgccgagc gcggtttgca gaaggcccgt gtggaacagg
    42721 tccgggccag actggatgcc gaaggcatcc cgcatcttcc caaccccagt cacatcattc
    42781 cggtgatggt gggtgatccg gtgaaatgca aattcatttc ggacacgctg ttggaagaat
    42841 tcggcattta tatccagccg atcaactatc cgaccgttcc caaaggcacc gagcgtcttc
    42901 ggatcacgcc gtcgcccgtc catactgacg cagatatcga tcatcttgtc ggcgcactgt
    42961 ccgcgctgtg gcaacgctgt cagattgccc ggcggccgat ggccgcgcag tgataccggc
    43021 ttgaaaattg tataaaatgg ccgccctttc gggcggcttt ttctatcata ccaggtagag
    43081 gccaaaaacc gtgactgaaa acccggtcaa taccatcgta aagcctcgta gccagccggg
    43141 gctgtccgtc aggtcgaggt agcgcgcgag gatgaggcgc gccttgagca aagccaaaag
    43201 caggattcca ccccctattg tcgcaggcgc cgcaggcagc agggtcagaa gcgcggatgc
    43261 caggctgagc gccagtagtc caagccaggc ctttgttagc gggttcggga gcctccggcg
    43321 ggagtatttg ggaaaagatg aagaggcggc catgatgttc atcccagcag gtagatgacc
    43381 gggaacagca tgatccaaac caggtcgacc atgtgccaga actgggcgcc tgcctcgaca
    43441 tttcggggtt catcccgcca ggcgaccagc aggaggatga aggctccggc cagcacatgt
    43501 gcggcgtgaa atccggtcag cagataatag aagagaaaga acgggtgggt ttcgtagctg
    43561 ataccctgcg ctgctttgcc ggcatattcc acccctttga tgacaaggaa aaccagtccc
    43621 agcagggacg cacccaacag ggccaatcgg gcggtattcc ggcgggcatc ccgccgccag
    43681 cgcagtgcct gtgcggccag atagccagac gtgacaagaa cgatggtgtt caatgcagct
    43741 ccggtgcggt gaagatgcga ctgggcttcg gcaaatcctg cggggtcagt cagacgcacg
    43801 cccatgaagg cgatcagccc tgccccaaac accagcagtt cactgatgat cagcacccac
    43861 atcagcaatt cgccgggcag ttcgtcgatc agggtggtgt cgctcatgcg ccgaccagtt
    43921 gtcggtagat ttgcggcagg gccattgtca gccggtgcgg gtccgggatg acggcaaagc
    43981 caccctgccc gaacatgcgc gggaaccagc ttttgccggt cttgtcgatg gtgacgccaa
    44041 agaccgaatg accggcacgg cgggcttcgc gcacggccat acaggtatcc tcgatcccgt
    44101 ggcggccctc gtaatggtca aggtcgttgg gtttgccatc ggtgatgacc agaagcaggc
    44161 ggcgcttgcg agattgcgcg gccagatcgg cagaacagtg gcgaattgcg gctccgagcc
    44221 gggtgtagtg ccccggtcgc agcgaagcga tacgttgctc gaccttcggc cccatgggtt
    44281 cgtcaaatcg tttgcaacgc tgaacgtata cgcgttcgcg tttcagcgaa ctgaaggcgt
    44341 ggatggcgaa atcgtcgccg caggcattca ggccccaggc cagcgccgcc agcgcctcgc
    44401 gttctatgtc gatcacagcg cggccggcga cggcgctttc ggtcgagcgg ctgacatcca
    44461 gcaagatcga caccgccaga tcgcgggcct cggggcggga ttgcatccag acgcgttcgt
    44521 tgctttcccc gcttgcgaga cggtcggtag cagcccgcac ggcggcttcg atgtcgagtt
    44581 gatcaccgtc cagatgacct ctggtcatga cccgaccggg gcgcagggct tcgaactggc
    44641 gtttgacggc acgaatgcgg cgggccgtgg cggggtcctt gccgaactcg gctgcatcct
    44701 cgcggatatc ggcgtcggac agcagaacgt tgacgtggtc gggcaggtat tgaccggtgc
    44761 gcacgtccca ttcaggatag agggtgcggc ctgacaggcg ttctcggttc acgtcttctg
    44821 gcgcgagatc gaggtggagt tttaacttgg tcggcggcgc cttggagatc tgaccgaggc
    44881 cgatctcctc ctgatcgtcg gccgctttct tcgcgttgtc ggggtcatca tcgtcgatac
    44941 gacggttgat gttcaaaaac tcggcccaac tgagtattgc ttcgaacttg tgcaggatga
    45001 aactgtcgct gcgcgaagcc tggtcagatt ttcggcgccg cgcgcggtgg gtcttttcac
    45061 cggattcttc gggtgggcct tctgtatccg ggttttcaac ctcgttatgt tcggaaaacc
    45121 cgacggcgcg caactcgggc cacagcggga ccgggcggaa atgctgatag ccgcgcgggg
    45181 cggtgagatc gtcactcagt gccaaaagct cttgggcttg cggtgacagg ggcgtggggt
    45241 cacccagcat gttgcggaca acctcttcga ccgccgcctc gagcggtggc aggccgggta
    45301 tgttccgttg atacagaacg cccttgcaga gttcagcgta cagcgggcgc agaccggggg
    45361 cattttccaa tgtcgcctcg accatgtgcc gggcagcgac cagtgcgcgc aggtcgccgc
    45421 gcagaggatc gtcttcgtca attcttgttg cggcatgggc ggcagttgcg gccagccaga
    45481 cataaagcgc gccgtttgct tcgcgcgcgg ggaatacggc cagccggtcc ggcaagcgca
    45541 gtacttcccc gtcgaacgac gcgcgcggca tcagttcggt ttcggtcgcc agacggcggc
    45601 gccagccgag acggtggcgc gaaacttcag gagagaccgg gcgcaattcg acgcccggac
    45661 tgccccccag tccccggaag aggactgcca gccgccccgc gacctcagag aggtcgaccg
    45721 cggctccaac atgcacctca ggtgcatcga ggcggctggc aagggtgtgc cacagtttcc
    45781 cgatcgtttc ttcgggttcc catggctcaa attcgatcct gaccatcggc cggcctcacc
    45841 caaagacagc cgtgacaaga tcgaggagcc cgcgtttgat gtcctcatca tcagtcagag
    45901 gttcgatcat tgcggcaagg atggcgcggt cggtggacat gccctgtgcg atcagcgtcg
    45961 ccgcatagac aaccagacga gtggaaacac cttcctcaag atcctgaccc ttgagcccgc
    46021 gcagcttgtt cgccagccgg atcagcggtt tgcagcgctc cagcgccagc ccgctttcct
    46081 gggcgacaac ctcggcctcc atctcgggcg acgggaagtc gaactccagc gagatgaacc
    46141 gctgccgggt cgagggtttc agggttttca ggatattctg gtaaccgggg ttgtacgagg
    46201 ccaccagcat gaaaccgggt gcggcctcaa gctcttcgcc cgtgcggtcg atcggcagga
    46261 tgcgccggtc gtcggtcagc gggtgcagaa cgacggtgac gtccttgcga gcctcgacta
    46321 cctcatcaag gtagcagatt gcaccttcac gtactgcgcg ggtcaggggg ccatcgaccc
    46381 agacggtctc gccgcctttc agcaagtagc ggccgatcag gtcggcggca gcgaggtcat
    46441 catggcaggc cacggtgtaa agcgggcggc caaggctggc ggccatatgg gccacaaagc
    46501 gggtcttgcc gcagcccgtc ggtcctttca gcaagaccgg caggttgttg gtataggcgg
    46561 cggcgaacac atcgcattcg tcgccctggg ggaggtagaa gggggcgtca gccgcccccg
    46621 ttcccatttg tatggagccg tccatatcca ttactccgca ggtgtttcgg ctgcgccggg
    46681 ttcaatgatc tctttccggg gaacccagat cgagtagatg aacagcagcg caccaaggac
    46741 cacgaccaga ccagaaccaa gacgcatcca gtagaagatc tcgatctgat cctgcacatc
    46801 catgaagtag tcaccgacca cccgttgcat gtgagtctga acagtaccgg caaaggtcag
    46861 cacgaaggtc atgaagacca tgccgctggt catcagccag aaggacgcca tgttgagaac
    46921 ctgattgtag ggatcgcggt tcttgaggat cggcatggca tagctgaaga tcgccaggtt
    46981 gaggcagaca taggcaccgt agaaggcaag gtgaccgtga gccgcggtga tctgtgtgcc
    47041 gtgggtatag tagttcaccc cgtgcagcgt gtgcaggaag ccccagacac cggcaccgaa
    47101 gaacgccagc gtggcacagc ccagcgacca caacagggcg gccttgttgg ggtggtcacg
    47161 gcggcccttc cagaccatga cgaaggcaaa ggccatcatc gcgaagaacg ggatcacctc
    47221 gaggctcgag aagatcgaac cgatccactg ccagtacgca ggcgtaccga tccagtagta
    47281 gtggtggcca gtgccgagga tgcctgagaa cagggccgcg gcaacgatga catagagcca
    47341 tttctcgacg atctcacggt caacgccggt cagcttgagc atcagatagg ccaggatcga
    47401 ggccatgatc agttcccaca caccttcgac ccacaggtgg acaacgtacc accagtattg
    47461 tttgtccaag gacaggttgc cggggttgta gaaagcgaac aggaacaaaa gcgccagacc
    47521 ccacagaccc aacaaaagga tgttggtgat agcggtcttt ttgcccttca gaacggtcat
    47581 cgacacgttg tataggaaga tcagcgcagc cacgacgata cccgccttga cccatttggg
    47641 ctgttccagg aactcgcgcc cttctttgcc cagcagccag ttgccttcga acaggttgaa
    47701 gacataggtc acgaccacgc ccagcgtgcc gacgaccaga atgatcagct gcagataggc
    47761 cagcttgggc gagtggatct cgcgctcggc ctcttccggg atcaggaagt aagcagcgcc
    47821 gaagaagccc aggatcagcc agacgatcag cgagttggtg tgaagcatcc gcacgatatt
    47881 gaacggcaga agctcactca ggaagtttgg cgatacatag atcagtccgg ccagcaggcc
    47941 gccgatcacc tggatcgcga acaggcccat tgccactgcg aagtaggcgt aggcgatttt
    48001 ttgggattcg tatttcattg tccttgtccc tttctcagcc tgcctcgttg ggcggccagc
    48061 cctgagcgtc gatattgtcc gtccagatca ggaagttggt caggtcgcgg agttcttcgt
    48121 cgctgaggtt gaaattgggc atctgtcggc gaccgggaat gccggtcggc tgcgcctcca
    48181 tccagccctt gagggattca aaggctgatt ccgggtcgtc cagcaccccc caacgggtca
    48241 tcacgttacc gacttccggg gcgaagtagg ccccttcgcc gagaatcgag tgacagttga
    48301 tgcaggcgtg tttttcccag acgtgcttgc cgcgaaccac actttcgtca agctttgccg
    48361 cgttttcgga attgacgata tacaggtggg aatgggccga cagggccaga aagattagaa
    48421 tgaagaacag tgacccgcca tagaatatat tgcgagccat gctctttgtc atgacttctc
    48481 gcatcgcgct ctcctttgcg cagattagct agtttgctca gaatggcggg tgggtcatgg
    48541 tatcgcctta acgaaagtca agacttgcga caggaaatca gattcagttt gagtgcccca
    48601 gccgtggacc cgtcagcgca ggccacatgg cgatcagata cagcacaaag gcgctgaccc
    48661 agagaccatc ggacagcagc atcgcaacta gatagccaga ttccatatcc gccgcgatcc
    48721 agcgcgagat cgctgccgcg gccatcagtc cataggccac gaccatcggg ccgggtgcga
    48781 tcagatcccg tccgctgtgc cccagcgcag ctcggctcat gaccgcaagg gtcatgccgc
    48841 ccacgcaacc gatgcccaga acgtgcagcg cagcaacctc gttgccgaaa cccaatgccg
    48901 caagccccca aagaatcagc cccagcgcca gcattccaag tcccaggtgc agcgcgagca
    48961 ggattggctg ccgcgcggac cagatcatgc gccagcgcaa catgcgcagg atttgcacac
    49021 cgccaagggc cagccccagc actccggccg tgcccgtcgc gcccaatacc agaacgccac
    49081 agggcagaac caaggccaga atcatgcccg ccttgtccag gcccgccacc gagaccggcc
    49141 agttcgcctc gggctctccg gcgcgtttca ttgcattgcg tgtaaaggcg ggagtgatcc
    49201 ggccccccag aatggcgatc atcgcacaga gtgtcagcaa gcctgctcgc agacctgttt
    49261 gcagtgtgtc gcttgtaata ccagcccatt ccagatgggt cagcaggttc gcgacccaga
    49321 tgaggcttag cagcaggaga aacaccatgt tctgcggctt gggacggcgg atgagcagtg
    49381 tggcgatctt ggctgccaga attggcacaa aggccagatc caaaaccgcg accacaagcg
    49441 gcggcagtat cccggaaaac cacattgcca tccggccggc cagccagacc cctgccgcca
    49501 gtgcgatgaa gcgagcccgc gcgtcgggcg caccggtcca gttcggcacc gcggtcagga
    49561 agaaccctcc caaagctgct gtggcatagc cgaaaatcat ctcatgcgcg tgccacatag
    49621 gcggtgtcat gccgtaatcc ggtgccaaat acggcaccgc cagccacagc ccccagacaa
    49681 ggccgacaaa caagccgtag agacctgcag acaggaaaaa aactcggaat ccttcaccaa
    49741 aaatacgggt gatgatcgtg ggcatttctg ctctcctaga ccgttttgcc acacgtagca
    49801 gcccggcggc ccggatgact taaccaaaat caaaaccgtc gcaaaacatg acccggaaac
    49861 acctctttta ttaggaatta tttttgcatt tcagtctgtg tacaaacccg tttccgtccc
    49921 ttccgttgac tttggtcaag gataacatct ccgtgatgtt tcagtctcca gcctgcctca
    49981 ccagcaaatg gagagtgatc atgtcacttg gaatcagcta caacaaaact ggccgcgcct
    50041 ttggggtcgg tttggcgatg ctgctgggca gcgtcgctgc accagtcttc gccgaagagc
    50101 caacattgag cgacgaagcg tttgaatcgt ccaaacagct ctatttcgag caatgcgcag
    50161 gttgccacgg cgttctgcgt aaaggcgcca caggcaaaaa ccttgaaccc cactggaaga
    50221 aaaccgcagc cgatggcacc gtgaccgaag gcggcaccct cgcgcttggg caggaacgtc
    50281 ttgaaaagat catcgcctgg gggaccgaag gcggcatgaa caacttctcg gacatcatga
    50341 ccgagcagga aatcaaggac atggcgacat acattatgat ggaggccccc aagccgcctg
    50401 agatgtcgct ggaacagatg aaagcgacac gcaaggtcta tgtcgaagaa gccgactatc
    50461 cgaccgaacc gctgcatggc cgcaactggg agaacttctt tgtcgtcatc gaacgtgacg
    50521 taggtaaagt ggccgtgatc gacggcgaca ccaaagaagt gctgacacac atcccgaccg
    50581 gttacgctgt ccacgttctg aaagcatccg aacaccacag cactaccgaa ccggaacatc
    50641 cgggccgctt ctggtacacc atgggccgcg acggcaagat gaccaagatc gacctctggc
    50701 agaaacctga gaatatgttg gtttccgaag tcaagattgc ctatgacgcc cgcgatgtgg
    50761 ccgtttccgg cgatggcaaa tacgtcatcg gtggtggtta ctggccgccg catttcgcaa
    50821 tcgtcgatgc ccagaccatg gaaccggtca aagttgtatc gacacgcggc gtgaacgtgg
    50881 acggggacta tgtggaagag gcccgcgtgg ccgcaattta caccacaccg aacgagccaa
    50941 cctggattgt cgcgatcaag gaattgggtc agctgtggca ggtcgactat accgaccttg
    51001 agaacctgcg gatcgacaag atcgacagtg ccaagttcct gcatgacggg ttcttcgacc
    51061 cgacaggccg ttacttccag atcgccgcga acgcgtcgaa caagatggtt gtcgtcgaca
    51121 ccgaaactca caagcttgag gcgatgatcg acacggccgc gttgccgcac cccggcccgg
    51181 gtgccaactg ggttgacccg aattgtggtc cggttgctgg tacaacccac cttggtgttg
    51241 gtgccgtgac cgtctggggc aacgacccag agaaccgtcc ggacgatgcc tggaaggtct
    51301 gctacgaagt ggaaaccgac ggccccggcc tgtttatccg cacgcacccg aattcggatt
    51361 acatctgggc tgaccagacc aaacatccgg aaccggaaat tcagcagtcc gttcaggtca
    51421 tctcgaaaga gaccggcgag atcgtgaaaa ccatccagat caccgaagat gaaggcagcg
    51481 ctgctgttca cttcgagttc aacgcggatg gtaccgaggt ctgggtttcc aaatggaacc
    51541 tgtcggattc gaaagaaccc aacggtcaga tcgtgatctt cgacgccaag acgctggaag
    51601 aaattggccg catcgaaggg ctttatgccc cgaccggcaa gttcaacgtc tacaaccgtt
    51661 cgaaccacgt cacctgacgg gatcgcatcc agaaccggaa agggcgggcc cctcgcccgc
    51721 cctttcctcg tttgacctat cagccaaact caccggcctg ccacacaagg cctgacaaga
    51781 cagccataac ggagcacgga tatgacctcc gaaccggata aaaaaccacc gatctggcgc
    51841 cggtatttcc tgtggggaat gcccgtggcc ggtctcgctg ccgcctttgc tgcaggcatc
    51901 atcttctggg gcggcttcaa caccgccatg gaagcgacca acaccgagaa gttctgtgtc
    51961 tcgtgtcacg agatgcgcga ttatatttac accgaataca ccggcacgat ccacgatgtg
    52021 aaccgttccg gcgtgggcgc ggtctgttca gactgccacg tgcccaagga ctggacccac
    52081 aagatcatcc gcaaaatcca ggcctccaaa gagctttatg gcaaaatggt cgggaccatc
    52141 agcaccccag agaaattcga agccaaacgc atccatctgg cgatgaacga atgggagcgg
    52201 atgaaggcta ccgactcgcg cgagtgccgt aactgccacg atttcgaatc gatgatgccc
    52261 gaattccaga aaccccgcgc ccgtcagcag cacctgaacg cgatggaaac cggtcagacc
    52321 tgtatcgatt gccacaaggg gattgcgcac tcgaacatcc gggaccgtgc aaccgacgag
    52381 tatctggaag agctggaagc cccgaaccct gcgtttgtcc ggccgatccc gccagaatat
    52441 ctagccagcc tcgagaagat cgaagccctt gaagctgccg aggccgacgc ggaaaaagcc
    52501 gccaaacaag cccagcaaga ggctgttcag gcccagattg cggccgctgt tgacgccgct
    52561 gtggcggaag aacgcgccaa cgctgcggga gaggcctcgg ccgcgcctgc gggcggcggt
    52621 ggcagcgacg tcgcttcgaa catcgactgg aatgccgtgg ccagtgcgga cctgaaactg
    52681 ttctaccccg gtcaggcgtc gttcgaatgg gtgcaaaacg gcaagaccca cggcggtgcc
    52741 cgtccgctga ccaagggggg cgatcagtgt tcgacctgtc acgccaagga actggacacc
    52801 atcggaaaca agatcgttgc cggtggcgaa ctggaaccga ccccgatccc gggcaaacgt
    52861 ggggtgatcg acgcaaccgt tcaggcggcg catgacgatg aaaacctcta tatccgcctg
    52921 caatggccgg atgcgggcca tagccctgcc ccgttcgttg atggcggcaa aatggacccc
    52981 gacaaccaga tcaaggtcgc catgatgatc accggcacag atattgaact gggtgatcaa
    53041 gtgggttgct gggcttcatg tcacgccgac aacagctaca tgccctttga cccgggtgcg
    53101 gatgccattg ccgccaatgg tgatgttacg ggacggctga ccgcgcagga cacggtgacc
    53161 aaatacatca gcgaaagccg caccgaggtt gaagtcaagg gccgcggtgg caagcccctg
    53221 ggtggttggg acaagctgca gtctgccgag cagattgagc aatacctggc cgacggtgcc
    53281 tatcttgacc tgatgcgggt ctatgctgat ggcagtgcaa ccaacggcta tctgctggat
    53341 cagcgcgtgg tcaatgacgg tgaaatcgcc gcctcggccg agctttccgg cggaacgtgg
    53401 actgtcgtgt tcacgcggcc gttgaactcc ggtgcgccgg gtgatgtgcc gctggaaccc
    53461 gggcagacct atacggtcgg ctttgcaatc cacgatgact atgccagtgc gaggttccac
    53521 catgtgacgc tgaacaccag cctcgcgctg gacgacgaca gcgcgaatat caacgtggtg
    53581 aaacagtaac ggttggggcc ggaggatccg gcccctgacc tttcagaaag gagattggat
    53641 catgaaaacc caaagacttc ttcctgcact tttgtttctg gcatcaccgg tgcttgcggc
    53701 cgacgaagac acagccgcaa tctgcgccga ggccgaagaa cgttatgtcg aattgttcga
    53761 ccaaccatcg tcagccgttg aggacgccga agttgtgttg atgtacaaat acaatttctg
    53821 ccctgccgaa ctgacggtca aagcaggaac cacggtccgc tgggtgaacg tggacaaacg
    53881 caccagccac agcgtgctgc tgaaagacgg cagcgaacct gaaagcgacc ggctgtttcc
    53941 cgaggaaacg gttgatctga ccttcctcac cccggggccg caggactatc tgtgcggtcc
    54001 gcattgggag acacagaaca tgatcggaat gatcacagta ggtccctgag cagaagcaga
    54061 catacgggca gaagtaagga gcgcggatgc aaatcccgcg ctccttaact tatgtcaagg
    54121 aggttgaacc gcgaatgcgc caacctgccg tcatgacacg cccggttcac ccagcaacgt
    54181 cccgtaatca cactggattc gcgcaggaaa caccgggttc cgacgacatt caggacaagt
    54241 gagtttgcac atgagcggta aggtttttct gattggtgcc ggaccgggtg atccggagct
    54301 gatgaccctg cgcgccctgc ggatgctgca acaggcggat gtggtggtct atgatcgatt
    54361 ggtctcggac gaaatccttg ccatgcacac cgaaggggca cgactcatac ctgtcggcaa
    54421 agccccgaaa tgccacactg tcccacaaga ccgcatcaac gaaatcctgc tggaagaggc
    54481 ccgcgctggc catactgtgg cgcgcctgaa aggcggcgac ccgatgattt ttggccgcgg
    54541 ttcggaagag gccgcctatc tggtggacca cggcgtcgag gtcgaatacg cgcccggaat
    54601 tacagcggca caaggcgcgt cttgttcaac gggcgtgcca ctgacccatc ggggccttgc
    54661 gacctcagtc caatatgtca ccgggcaccg gcaggcagac aaggttctgg atctggactg
    54721 gaaacgtctg gccgacccgg attcgacgct ggtggtttat atgggcgttg ccaacatcgg
    54781 tcagatcgcc atgggtctga tgaccgaaaa cctgcccgga tcgacccctg ttctggccgt
    54841 cgccaaggcc accacccgcg cagaacgccg ccttgtttcc cggctggatc ggttggctgc
    54901 ggatgtgcgt caggcggaac ttgcggcccc tacgctgttc atcatcggtc aggtcgtttc
    54961 gctatattcc gagcgacccg tggctgagtt attggaacag gctcatggct aggctaggtc
    55021 gccaaaatac cgcgccggcc cgcaataatc cgcagtcagg atgggccggg cgcaccgttc
    55081 tgaccatggc cgtgctagtg gcaacctcgg caattgccgc cgatacgctg gaccccaacg
    55141 ctctgaagcg gcttgtccat caggattgcg gatcgtgcca cgggttgtct ttgaaggggg
    55201 gcctaggccc cgatttgcgt gcgggaactc ttgcacatta cgacgccgaa gttctgaccg
    55261 gcgtcatcct tgacggaatc ccggacaccg cgatgccgcc ctggcgcccc ttgatcacag
    55321 aagaagaggc cgagtggatc gctcgctacc tgctggaacc ggaggcacaa tgaaacagct
    55381 catcctcggc cttgccgcaa ccctcatgat gtccactgcg caggcggaac ccaccgccac
    55441 cggcgacctc gggctggtga tcgaacgggc gcagggttca gtcctgctgg tcgatcaatc
    55501 cgagcgcacg gcgctggccc ggatcgaagg cctgggcgat ctgtctcatg cgtcgctggt
    55561 ctattcgccc gacgaacgtt ttgcctacgt gttcggccgc gatggaggtc tgtccaaggt
    55621 cgacatcgtc acccgccaga ttgccaatcg tgttgtacag gcgggcaacg ccatcggcgg
    55681 cgcaatctct gacgatggta cgctggtggc agtgtccaac tatgaacccg gcggcgtgcg
    55741 cgtgttcgat gccgatacgc ttgaaatggt cgcagacatt ccgaccggca gcaaaaccat
    55801 cggcctggtt gacgcgcccg gtcggcggtt cgtgttcacc atgtgggaca cgggtgagac
    55861 ttggatagcc gatttttcct caggtacgcc ggaaatcacc aaaatccccg atatgggtga
    55921 aaacccctac gacgctttga taaccgcaaa tggccggacc tatatcacag gcctgtttgg
    55981 cgaggatggc ttaacggcgt tggacctctg ggctgacacc ccgcaaccca tccgcgtgct
    56041 gcccgattac gggcgcgggc aagaagagat gcccgtctac aagatgcccc atcttgaagg
    56101 ttgggcgctg accggtcgtg aattcgttct gcccgctgtt ggccatcacg aggtcttgtg
    56161 gatcaacgcc gataccctga ccgagaccgg gcgtacccaa acccatggcc agccggtctt
    56221 tgcaatggcg cggcccgacg ggcggcaagt ctgggtcaac ttcgcccacc cgctgaacga
    56281 tacaatccag gtcatcgaca gtgtcagcaa ggacatcatc cacgaattca aacccggccc
    56341 cgccgtactg cacatggagt tcacgccgcg cggtcatgag gtctggatca gcgtccggga
    56401 tgccaacaag gtcatgatct acgacacgca aacatttgaa aaactgcgtg aaatcgaagc
    56461 ggacagccca tcgggcatct tcttcaccgc ccgcgcgcac agaacaggcc tgtaacccat
    56521 gtgccatatc accgacccga tcgatcgcca ccttctggat gatttccagc gcaactttcc
    56581 agtcaccgaa cgccctttcc aagttgtggc cgacacactg aagctcagcg aggccgatgt
    56641 gatcgaccgg ctggcccgca tgcgggcggc aggccggatc acgcgtgtcg gggcgaccat
    56701 cgcgcccggc gcggtttccg caagcacgct ggctgcggtt gcggcacctg agcaccgcat
    56761 tgaaaagatt gctgccctga tcgacgcgga accgggcgtg aaccataact accagcggga
    56821 agatgattgg aacctctggt tcgtcgccac cgggccggat cgcgcacatg tcgacaacac
    56881 gctggcccgg atcagaaaaa aaaccggact tcgcgttctc gacctgcggc tggtgcgccc
    56941 cttcaacgta gatctggggt tccgcatgtc cggtggcgcg cgacgcgttc ccagcgcgcg
    57001 tcggatcgac cggtcggcca tgcaggacgg tgaccgtgat ttgctccagt cactgagctc
    57061 gggcctgtca cttgtcggtg acccttacgc ggcgctggcc cggtcgctgg gtcgagagcc
    57121 cgaagatgta atgacgcgca ttcgctgcct gcacgaggcg ggcatcatct cgcgtttggg
    57181 cgtcatcgtg cgtcaccgtg cactcggatg gtctgccaac gcgatggtcg tctgggacct
    57241 tcccgccgat cagattgaca ctgctggacc ggcccttgcg gcccatcccg ggatcaccct
    57301 gtgttacgaa cgcaatccgg tcgagggggt ctggccctat cggctctatt ccatgatcca
    57361 cgcccgctcg cggagcgaag cgtatgaggt gctggctggc gcgaccgagc ttcaggagct
    57421 gaccggtgcg cggcacaagg ttctgttttc gacccgctgc ttcaaacaga ccggcgcgct
    57481 gatccaaccg aaggagtccg ccgcatgaca ctcgacgcaa ttgatcgcag aatcctgaac
    57541 aggatgcagg acgacctgcc attggtaccg aacccctacg ccgccgtggc agacgcgttg
    57601 agcatatctg aaagcgattt gctgaatcgc ctgtcccgga tgaagaaaga gcgtgtgatt
    57661 acccggtttg gcccgttctt cgacgcagcc gccatggggg gggctttttg cctctgtgcc
    57721 atggctgttg aacccgagaa tttcgaagcc gtcctaacca aagtcaatgc gcaccccgag
    57781 gtggcccata attatgaacg cacgcaccgg ctgaacatgt ggttcgtttt ggcgaccgaa
    57841 acacctgaag ggattgcaac agcggccgag gcaatcgaaa gggaaaccgg gatcgccgtc
    57901 ctgcagttcc ccaaactaca ggaatttttc ataggcttcc gggtggcagc atgatcgacg
    57961 caaaagacag agagatcatt gaggctttgc aaggcggcct gccgctggtc cctgccccct
    58021 atgccagtgt ggccgaaacc ctgggcatgg acgaagacgc cttgctttct cggcttgcgg
    58081 gtctgaaatc gcgcggggtg atccgccgta tcgctgcggc acccaaccac tacaagctgg
    58141 gcatgacgtc gaacggaatg accgtgtggg atgtggacga caaccgtgtt gccgaactgg
    58201 gcgcagaaat cggcgcgctg ccctatgtta cgcactgcta tgaacgcccg cgcgccctgc
    58261 ccgactggcc ctataacctt tttgccatgg tccatggttc ggaccggacc gaggtcgaag
    58321 aaaagcgggc agaaatcacg gccattctgg gcgacgcctg ccgcgccaaa gacatccttt
    58381 attctacacg catcctgaaa aaaaccgggc tgcgtctgaa gtccaaagag caattgaaag
    58441 gctgaaacat gttccgcctg accgaataca tgcatcaact ggtcaatccg acgccggtgc
    58501 gcaaacggcg tccgggtccg gtgaagccgg tggtgatctg gaacctgaca cggcgctgca
    58561 acctgaagtg ccgccattgc tacaccgtct cggcggatgt ggccttcccg ggtgagctca
    58621 gccacgagca agccatggtt acccttgagg atctgggcca gtttcgcgtc ccggccctga
    58681 tcctctcggg tggggagccg ctggaccggt tcgacttctt cgacatcgcg aaacgcgccc
    58741 gcgatctggt gccgatgctg gcgctgtcga caaatggaac gcggatttac gacgaaaccg
    58801 ctgacatgat cgccgatgtg gggttcagct atgtcggcat ctcgctggac gggatcgggg
    58861 ccacgaacga ttggttccgt ggggtcaagg gtgcttttgc cgacgccctg cgcggcgtac
    58921 gtgaatgcaa gaaacgcggc atcaaggttg gtctgcgttt ttgcctgacc gaagggaccc
    58981 agcatcacct gcccgacctg ctgaaactgt gtgacgacga gggagtggac aagttctact
    59041 tgtcccacct ggtctatgcc ggacgtggcg acaagaaccg gggcgaggat gccgagcatc
    59101 tgctcacccg caagggattg gacctgttgt tggagcgcgc atgggaggcg gcctctggag
    59161 ggcgaccgct ggatatcgtc accggcaaca acgacgcgga tgccgggtat tttctgaact
    59221 gggtacgttc gcgtttcgat gcagagaaag aggcgcatgt gcgcgaacat cttgccgcat
    59281 ggggtggcaa ctccagcggt ctgggtgttg ccaatatcga caatctcggt cgcgtgcatc
    59341 ccgacactta ttggtccgac tacacggtcg gcaacgtgaa gacaaaatcg ttttcagaac
    59401 tttggaccag tgatgacccg atgctggcca tgctgcgcac gcgcccccgc ccgctgaagg
    59461 ggcgctgtgg cgcctgtcag ctgaaggatg tgtgtggcgg caacacccgc attcgcgcct
    59521 tgcaactgac cggcgatccc tgggccgaag atccggcctg ctatctgtca aatcaagaaa
    59581 tcggcgtgga cgacgcgggc gaacgtctgc aggtcacgcc gttccggggg aaacgtcatg
    59641 atccggcgca tcagttcttt tgataatggg cgttctgttc acccagcacc tgtgcgggtg
    59701 gtgagttctg aagcctccgg cgggagtatt tgtaaaaaga tgaagatcgg ggtcttgtgt
    59761 tcgatcctca gtgtcggggc ggcatgggcg gatgcgcctt cagactatgc cgagcattgc
    59821 gcatcgtgcc acggtgagag ccgtctgggc ggtgtgggtc cggcgctgat ccccgagacc
    59881 ttgaaacgca tgcgcggccc ccgtgttgcc gcagtaattg ccgaagggcg ggcggcgaca
    59941 cagatgccgg ggttttcgca tgagcttgac gccttgcaga tcgaggaatt ggcaggttgg
    60001 ctgaaatcgc cgctggagac cgacccggaa tggggtgagg ccgagattat ggccagccgt
    60061 gctctggacg aggattacac atcggttgat gcccctgtct gggacagtga ccccatgaac
    60121 atcacgctgg tcgttgaaac tggcgatcac catgtcagcg ttctggatgg tgacactttc
    60181 gaggttctcg accggttcga gacacccttt gccgtgcatg gcgggccaaa gttcagcccc
    60241 gacgggcgat atgtcttcat catgtcgcgc gacggctggg tgcagaaata tgacatctgg
    60301 gcgttgaaac aggtgggtcg tgcgcgcgcc ggcctgaaca gccgtaacat cgctatgtca
    60361 ggcgatggca aatgggtggc cgtggcaaat tacctgccca acaccctgac cttgttgtcg
    60421 acagaggatc tgtcggttgc aaaggtcatc gagatcaaag gcaagaaggg caagggcagc
    60481 cgtgtttcgg ccgtgtatca ggctccgccg cgcgagagtt ttgttttggc gctgaaagat
    60541 gtgcccgaga tatgggaggt cttttatggc gccaacccgc cgcaatccgg gctgggtcat
    60601 gacttccgca tcgaagggca gttcaagaac cctgacccct tcccggtgcg caagatcacg
    60661 acgccggact acctggacga cttctttttc gatcagagct acgaatacgt catgggtgcg
    60721 tcccgcgatg gtaaaggcgg gcaggtgatc gacctggtca tcggtcagaa agtggccgat
    60781 ctggacctgc cggggatgcc gcatctgggg tcgggcatca cttggcagca cggtgataca
    60841 accgtgatgg ccactccaca tttgaccgat ggcaccgtgt cggtgatcga catgcagaca
    60901 tgggaaaccg tcaagcggat caagaccgat gggcccgggt tcttcatgcg cagccatgag
    60961 aactcaccct acgtctgggc cgacgtgttc tttggaccca acaaggacgc gatgcatgtc
    61021 atcgacaagc aaagccttga aatcataaag actctgcgac ctgctccggg cgaaaccgtg
    61081 gcccacgtgg aatttaccaa ggacggcagc catgcgttgg tttcgatctg ggaggatgac
    61141 ggcgcggtga tcgtctatga tgcgcagacg ctggaggaag ttcgccgtct gccgatgcgc
    61201 aaaccttcgg ggaaatacaa tgtctggaac aagatcacct tctcggaagg caccagccac
    61261 tgagggcaga tggtcggttt ggaaactggc catactgctg tacccggcca ccgcactgac
    61321 cgtggccatc aacctgtttt tgcttggcct gatcctgcac agcgccgggt tcggcgcgat
    61381 tgaaccagtt ccggcgatcc tttggtcgat tcctttaggg attccagcga catggctggc
    61441 cgggcgctgg ctgcgcgggt tgatggacga ggccgatgaa taggtgcaaa atttctcgga
    61501 cctgacctaa gtcaagtttc tgcttgagag aatcccatag ggttcgggaa agaacgccga
    61561 gttggattct caatgcccac cttccgccct ccgcatagcc tgtttgatcg cgtgtcccgc
    61621 gcggtgtgcg gtttggtggg catattcctg ttgctgttac aaatgcttgg cccggcactg
    61681 gcgagttccg gcgacagcat gtggatcgag atctgctcgg aggcaggggc ggtctgggtt
    61741 gaggttgatc tggaaggaga taccgacgac ccgaccgcgc cctgtccgaa atgcgccgat
    61801 tgtgcgcttt gcgcggtgac gacggcagcg ccgctgccag acctgccgct tgtcgcgcag
    61861 gccggagatg tgcggcttgt ccacgttgcg aaccagagcc tgtgcgattt gcacagcccg
    61921 aaatggctat ggcccgaaac ccggggtccc ccgcatttga ccaaagaaga atctgaacgc
    61981 gccctgcgcg cgtccatggc atccacccaa gtattcggag gtgcgccatg gtcgtaagtc
    62041 gcgcaatcca tttcctgctg gccttcaccc tgtcctgcct gatggcgatc agcgcgcatg
    62101 ccgacagcct cgccagcttt ctgcccgaaa ttgctcctgc cgatctggtt ccagcagccg
    62161 atgcctttgg tccggtccgc gatgacatac ccgttgcccc ggttttgaag gggggcgaaa
    62221 cggttgcctg ggctttcctg acgtctgact tcgtcggcac caccggttat tccggcaaac
    62281 ccattcacgt ggtggcggcc atcgacagtg acgcggttct gaccggtgtg aaactggtca
    62341 aacactcgga accgatcgtt ctgatcggca tccccaattc gcgcatggtc gagctgaccg
    62401 aaggctatgc cggcctggac ctcaagcgtg aggccgaaac cggcggtgaa gggcatgacc
    62461 tggacatcat ctcgggcgcg accgtgacga tcatggtgat tgacgacagc cttgtgcgtg
    62521 gtggtatcaa agtggcgcgc gcgttggggc tgggtggact gtctccggta aaggccgatg
    62581 gaccgaaacg cgaagtcgac atggcgcaga atgctgtttt cgactggacg acactttcgg
    62641 gcgacggttc ggtccggcgg atgacgctgg atatcggcca ggtgaatgcc gccttcgagg
    62701 ccaccggaga tcagcgcgcc atcagacgcc ccgaacccgg cgaacccgat gataccttca
    62761 tcgacatgca cgtggcactg gtttcggtgc cgtccatcgg caagtcgctg ctgggtgagg
    62821 ccgaatacca gaacctgatc aactggctgg acgaaggcga gcaggccatt ctggtattgg
    62881 ggcgcggcgc ctatagtttc aaaggctcgg gctatgtgcg tggcggcatc tttgaccgta
    62941 ttcaattgat ccagggtgac agatcggtcc gctttttcga ccgtcaacaa cggcgtttgg
    63001 gggaagttgc agcctctgac gcgcccagtt tcaccgagct ggacatcttc aagatcccgg
    63061 ccgacgccga gtttgacccc gccgcaccct tccgactgca actgctggtg cagcgcgccg
    63121 tgggtgcggt cgaaaaaacc tttctgacct tcgacctggg ctacaagttg ccggaacagt
    63181 acctgctgcc cgtcgctgcc cccgttgttg tcgatgatgc caccggcgaa gccgctgcca
    63241 aggccgcctt gtggcaacgc atctggaagg accgcaccgt tgagatcggc gttctgatcg
    63301 tcatgctgct ggtgctgacc gcgactttct tcttccagtt ccacgccacc atgaacgcgc
    63361 gcgtctttta ctggttccgc atcggatacc tgaccatgac gctgttcttc attggctggt
    63421 acgccaatgc gcagttgagt gtggtgaatc tgatggcact ggccggaagc ttgcggaccg
    63481 gattttcctg ggacgcgttc ctgttggacc cgctggtctt cattcagtgg ttcgctgtcg
    63541 ccgctgcgct gctgttctgg gggcgcgggg cctattgcgg ctggctgtgc ccgtttggtg
    63601 cactacagga gttgtccaac aagattgcgc gcgcgttgaa ggttccgcaa tggaccctgc
    63661 cttggggcct gaacgaacgg ctttggcctg cgaagtacat gatcttcctc gttctcttcg
    63721 gcatcagctt tgtctcgatc ccgctggccg agaaatacgc cgaggtcgag ccgttcaaga
    63781 ccgcgatcat tctgaaattc atgcgtgact ggccctttgt ggtctttgcg ctggccctgc
    63841 tggggatcgg gctgttcatc gaacggttct actgccgcta cctctgcccg ctgggcggag
    63901 cgctggcgat ccctgcccgt atccgcatgt tcgattggct gcgccgttac cccgattgcg
    63961 gcagcccctg tcagacctgc gccaacgaat gccccgttca ggcgatccac cccacaggtg
    64021 agatcaaccc gaacgagtgc gtcacctgtc tgcattgcca ggtgctctat cagtccgaga
    64081 cgaaatgtcc cgtcgttatc cgccagctaa aacggcgggc caagacaggg tcggtcaacc
    64141 tcaagacccc tctcggacaa ccaccggcga accatccgaa cgccaaaccg caatccgttt
    64201 cctaaaaaag gaggaacgat catgtcggac aatgaaaaca aactgaacat cacacgccgc
    64261 gggatgctgg gggcaaccgc caccggcgcg gtgatcgccg ggaccggtct gggctcgacc
    64321 ctgatgacgg ccaagcaagc cagtgctgcc gccaatgccg cgctggaacc gggcgaactg
    64381 gatgagtatt atggcttctg gtcttcgggc cagaccggcg aactgcgcat catgggcgtg
    64441 ccgtccatgc gcgaactgat gcgggttccg gtgttcaacc gctgctcggc cacgggctgg
    64501 ggtcagacca acgagtcact gaaaatcctg accgagggcc tgctacccga aaccaaggaa
    64561 ttcctggccg caaacggcaa ggtgacttac gacaacggcg acctgcacca cccgcacatg
    64621 tccttcaccg atggcaccta tgacggccgc tatctgttca tgaatgacaa ggccaacacc
    64681 cgtgtcgccc gtgtgcgctg tgacgtgatg aaatgcgaca agatcatcga gatcccgaac
    64741 gcgcatgaca tccacggcct gcgtccgcag aaatacccgc gcaccggcta cgtctttgcc
    64801 aatggtgagc atgaagcgcc gctggtgaac gatggtcaga ttctcgacga tccgtcgcaa
    64861 tacgtgaaca tcttcaccgc catcgacggt gacacgatgg agatcgcgtg gcaggtgatg
    64921 gtgtcgggca acctcgacaa caccgactgc gactatcagg gcaaatacgc cttctcgacc
    64981 tcgtacaact cggaaatggg tatgaacctt gccgagatga ccgagaacga gctggaccac
    65041 gtggtcgtgt tcaacctcaa gggcatcgaa gaggccgtgg ccgccgggaa ctatcaggaa
    65101 ctgaacggcg tcaaggtcgt ggacggccgc aaagaggctg gcggcaacct gacccgctat
    65161 atcccgatcc cgaactcgcc gcacggtgtg aacgccgcgc ccgacaagaa acacatcatg
    65221 atcaacggta agctgtcgcc gacagtgtcc gtgatcgatg tggagaaagt cgacgcgctg
    65281 tttgctgaca atgccgatcc gcgttccgcc atcgttgctg aaccgcagtt gggccttggc
    65341 ccgcttcaca ccgcgttcga cggcaagggc aacgcttata ccaccttgtt cctggacagc
    65401 caggtggtga aatgggacat cgccaaggcc atcgaagcct atgcaggtgc ggacgtcgat
    65461 cccattgtcg acaaggtgga tgtgcattat cagcccggcc ataactcgac ctcgatgggc
    65521 gaaacggccg aggcggacgg caagtggctg atttcgatga ataagttctc gaaagaccgc
    65581 ttcctgaacg tgggtccgct gaagcccgag aacgagcagc tgatcgacat ctcgggcgac
    65641 aagatgaaag tggtccacga cggcccgacc tttgcggaac cgcacgactc gatcatcgtg
    65701 caccggtcga aggtgaaccc ggtcaatgtc tgggaccgca acgacccgat gtgggaagaa
    65761 gcgcgccagc aggccgcggc agacggtgtc gatctggagg aaggggccga agaacccatc
    65821 cgtgacggca acaaggtccg cgtttacatg acctcgaccg cgcccgtttt cagcatggag
    65881 aagttcacgg tcaagcaggg cgatgaagtc accatctatg tcaccaacct ggatgacgtg
    65941 gatgatgtga cccacggtct gtgcctttcg aacttcggcg tcgcgatgga gatcgcacct
    66001 caggccaccg cctcggtcac cttcattgcc gaccgtccgg gcgtgcactg gtattactgc
    66061 cagtggttct gccacgcgct gcacatggaa atgcgcggcc ggatgtttgt tgagccgcgg
    66121 agcgcataac gatgcgttgg tccctgctca taccgctcct gctcggctcg cccctttggg
    66181 cggcggactg ggatgtgccc aaccgggcgg gggccatcaa cgaaacactg gcgcaggcgg
    66241 cggatggaga caccctccgc ctgagcccag gcgtatactt tgaaacactg gttctggacc
    66301 ggcccgttac cctcgacggg cagggccagg ccaccatcga cgggcaaggc gacggcagcg
    66361 tcattaccgt gaccgggccg ggcgtaacgg tacgcgggct gacggtggtc ggctcgggtt
    66421 ctgaccatga cggaatcgac agtggcatcc agctgaccaa aacggccaat gcgccagtgg
    66481 tcgaggataa cgtattgctg ggcaaccttt atggcgtcga cattcacggg gccaagcaca
    66541 gcatcgtgcg tggtaaccgg atcgaagggc gtttggacca gcggatgaac gaccgtggca
    66601 atggagtcta cgtctggaac gcgccgggcg cgcgggtgga agacaacgac attcgctacg
    66661 gccgcgatgg gatctttgtg aactcgtcca agaagaacac cttcacgggc aatttgttcc
    66721 gcgatcttcg atttgccgtg cactacatgt atgccgacaa ttcggtggtc agcgacaacg
    66781 tctcaatcgg gaacgatctg ggctatgcgg tgatgttcac gaccaatgtg accgtcgcca
    66841 acaatgtctc gatcagtgac cgggaacatg gcgtgatgct gaactacgct aacaagagcg
    66901 ttatcaccgg aaacgtggtg aaaggtgcca aggaaaaatg caccttcctc tataactcga
    66961 acaaaaacga atttaccgac aactggttcc aaggttgcgg catcggcatc cactttaccg
    67021 ctgggtccga gcgcaatcgg atcgtcggca acgcctttgt cggtaaccgg acacaggtga
    67081 aatacgtttc gaccaaatgg gtcgagtggt cagaagaagg gcgcggcaat tactggtccg
    67141 atttcgccgc gtatgatgtg gatggcaacg gtatcgccga tgccccctat cgccccaatg
    67201 actcgatgga ccatgtgctg tggacccaac cctcagccaa attgctgctc ggctcgcctg
    67261 ccgtgcagtt ggtgcgctgg tcccaatctg cattcccggc cctgctgccg ggcggtgtga
    67321 tggacagcaa cccgctaatg caagcccctg aacccccagc tatgaaaaag gtgcctcatg
    67381 acggataagg ccctgtcaat cgaccatgta ctcaaggacc gagggaaaac ccgcgttctt
    67441 gacgatatca ccctgtcact tgcccccggc cagcgcgtcg cgttgctggg ccataacggt
    67501 gcgggcaagt caaccctgat caaatccatt ctcggactga cacctatcca tggtggtgcc
    67561 attcggatcg gggatgccgc ccccggcagc gcacaagctc ggcgcgagac ggcctatctg
    67621 cccgaagcgg tctccttcca cccggccctg accggacgcg agcaactgac gctgtttgcc
    67681 aagctgtccg gagccaaagc cgatgtgccc ggtctgctgg aacgcgtcgg cctgagcgat
    67741 gcactcgacc gccggattgg cgcttattcc aaggggatgc ggcagcgtct gggtctggct
    67801 caggttcttc tgggcaggcc gaaagtggcc ctcttggacg agccgacatc ggggttggat
    67861 ccgatttctc ggcaggatct ctacgccatc atcgacgaac tggcggcgca aggcacggcg
    67921 gtcctgatcg cctcgcatgc tttgaccgag gtcgaggcgc gtaccgaccg cattgccatc
    67981 atgcgcaagg gccggatggt ggccgacgat acgctgacca acctgtccgc cctggcggga
    68041 cttccgatac gcctgcgggt ccgcgccagc gccaaccctg aagcgcttgc cgccgaactg
    68101 ggcggcaacc ggatcaacgg cgcatccgtt gagttgctct gtacatctga cgacaagatg
    68161 gaggccctgc gccgaatcgc cgggttgggc gacgcggtgg cggatgtgga aatgaccccg
    68221 cccaagctgg aagacctcta tcgccattat gcacaggagg agaggctatg acccgcttcc
    68281 tcgccatcac ccgcaccgag atgctgatcc tgcgccgcaa ccgctggctg ctggtggcaa
    68341 cgttgataat ggtgttgttc gcgctagccc tgacctttgc aggcagcgcc ccgaccggca
    68401 cgttgggcgt tgacatgctg accgtctcgg tcgcctcgat gacaacgctt tcagtctacc
    68461 tggcgccgct gctggcgctg atgatctcgt tcgacgctat cgcaggcgat gtggaccgcg
    68521 gcagcctgtc gctgctgctg tcctacccgg cggggcgcgg agaaatcctg ttaggcaagt
    68581 tcaccgccca tctggccgcc ctggcctttg ccatgaccgt cggtttcgga accgctggcg
    68641 ccgtcgccgc cttctttggt ggcgcaggcc cggaaagcct gatggcgctg gcgcgcctca
    68701 tccttacatc catgcttctg ggcgctgtct ttctggcgct gggatacctg ctgtccgccc
    68761 tggcaaaggg gtccacggcg gcggcaggtc tgtcggccgg gctatggctg gtatttgtcg
    68821 tcctttatga tctgggcctg ttgggggccg tcgtcatgga caagggcggc accttcaccc
    68881 aatccgtctt tccatgggtg atggtggcca acccggccga cgcattccgt ctgtggaaca
    68941 tcgccgcgac cgaaggcgtc gctatggcgt ccggcatgac cggtgcagcg caggccctgc
    69001 ccgtctgggc cgcacccgcg tcgctgctgc tctggccgtt gatcggtttt gcccttgccc
    69061 gtgcggcatt ccggagggtc gagccgtgaa acgcctgtgc ctgattgcgc tgattgctct
    69121 ggccgcctgc aaggaagagg tcgctgtcgt ccccgatccg gtcgatctga ccccggatgc
    69181 gctgagtttc ttttgccaga tgaacatcgc cgagcatggt gggcccaagg ggcagatcca
    69241 tctggatggc taccccgcgc cgcttttttt tgcgcaggtg cgcgacatgg tggcctatct
    69301 gaaaagccct gaacgcgatg ccaagatcac cgccgtctat gtcagtgaca tgggcatcgc
    69361 ggtaaactgg cgggaacccg gtatctccaa ctggatcgcc gccggcggcg cgacatttgt
    69421 ggtcggggcc aacgtcgccg gcggcatggg cgcacgcgag gttgttcctt ttggtgatcc
    69481 cgccgacgcc gatgacttta tcaatcggta tggcggcacc gccctgcccc tgtccgacat
    69541 cccggctgac gaggttctgg ggcccgtcga tctggacctg aatctggaga cccccgtatg
    69601 accgttttgt cccgtcgccg tttcctgtcg atttccgcgg cttgcatggc cttgcccgcc
    69661 ggagcaaagg ctgccccagt cgcccattgg cgcggcaccg cactgggcgc gcgtgccagc
    69721 ctgcaattgt ccggtctgac cgatgacgag gcccgtcctg tgatctctgc catcgaggcg
    69781 gaactgcaca ggcttgagaa cattttcagc ctctatcgcc tggattccga gttgagcagg
    69841 ctgaaccgtg atgggatgtt gaccgctccc gcgccggagt tgctgaacgt gctcagcctg
    69901 tgttcggcac tgcatgacgc atcgggtggg gtgtttgatc cgagtgttca acctctgtgg
    69961 cttgccttgg cctctggtgc cgatgaaagc gtgatcagct cggcccggca attggtcggc
    70021 tggcaccaag tcacagtgac ggcagatcgt attcttctgc cacaacccag tgtgtcggct
    70081 ctgaccctga acggaatagc gcagggggcg ataacagatc gtattgccga tctgttgcgg
    70141 tccatgggcc ttgggaacgt tttggtggac atgggcgaga tcgcagccat aggcgccaac
    70201 gcggatggcc gccactggcg tgtcgggttg gccgggccag acggtgcggt tctgaaacgg
    70261 atcgggatca gcgaccgggc ggttgccact tctgcacccg gaggttcgat gctgatgcgc
    70321 ggtcagggcc acatccttag cccggacggc agcaagccct tgcaccgggc cgtctcggtc
    70381 tctgcccccc gagcggcgat tgcagatggt ctttccacag ccctttgcct gatcccaaag
    70441 acgcgggttg ataccgtgct ggaccgcttt cccggcagtc ggatcgagat gatgatctga
    70501 tcacaacttt tgattgtggc acaaaagttt tggcaaaggg ccgaaggtgt tgtaccactg
    70561 tgagagtgga tgtttcgctg gcaaacaagc agatacttcg gcaaccgctc ttgggcgtgt
    70621 ctgccttgtt tttgcaagcc ggagaaacgg ttccgaaaaa acatgatctg gatcaactcc
    70681 ggtcttgtga aaatgcgcta gcaagcgaat ccgggcagga tcacctgccc ccagaaacgc
    70741 aggtcagcaa cgcatgagtc agccaaccag cagacgcgct tttctcagtg ggcgcatgct
    70801 ccgcgaagac cccggtgcca tcaggcctcc gggcgcggtg gaaggcaggt ttctggacct
    70861 gtgcaccgcc tgcggtgatt gtctggacgc ctgccccgaa gatgtcatta cgctcagcgc
    70921 gggtggatac ccgacgctgc ggatgacgga cggtgcgtgc acgttctgcg gcgattgcgt
    70981 ggaagcctgc cagacgggcg ccctgatcgc tgatcgcatg gccgactggc cctggcgcgc
    71041 atctattgtc gccagcgctt gcctgtcact gaacgggatc agttgccgca tttgccagga
    71101 cagttgcgat gaaggctcga tccggttcaa gctgatgcct ggcggcaagg cggaaccggt
    71161 tctgaatacc gagacctgca ccggatgcgg cggctgcgcc acgtcctgcc ccgccgacgc
    71221 ggtcagattt gaacgccctg caaccttaca cccggagaca ctgcaatgaa tatctgcggt
    71281 tgccttgttc acgttgcccc ggacagcacc ggcacagcgc gccaggtcat ggaagacacg
    71341 ccgggggtcg aggttcacgc cgcaaccgac gacggccgct ttgtcgttgt cgtagaagat
    71401 acgcccgcac gtatggcgtc cgagatcatc atggatctgc accagatccc cggagtgatc
    71461 tctttgacgc tgacctatca ccatttcgag gatctcgcgg aaagctatcc gcgtcctgat
    71521 gccccaagcc aaccgaccag caggaggccc atgcaatgac catctctgaa tctcgccgga
    71581 cttttctaaa agcttcagcc gcggcagcca ctgcttcggc cgcaggtatt ccaatggccg
    71641 ccggacaggc caatgcccag gtggcaacgc ctgatattcg ctgggacaag gcggcctgcc
    71701 ggttttgcgg cacaggctgt tcggttctga tcggcaccaa ggatggccgc gtcgtggcca
    71761 cgcaaggtga cccggacgcg ccggtcaacc ggggcctgaa ctgcatcaag ggctatttcc
    71821 tgtccaagat catgtacggc aatgaccgcc tgaccactcc gctgctgcgc aagtcaaacg
    71881 gcgaatacga caagaacggc gaattcgagc cggtcagctg ggacgaagcc ttcgacgtga
    71941 tggccgccaa gtggaaagaa gcgctggcca agaaaggccc gaccagtgtc ggcatgttcg
    72001 gttccggtca gtggacggtc tgggaaggtt atgctgccgc caagctgatg aaggccgggt
    72061 tccggtcaaa caacatcgac ccgaatgcgc ggcactgcat ggcctcggcc gttgtgggtt
    72121 tcatgcgcac cttcggcatc gacgaaccga tgggctgcta tgacgatctg gagcacgcgg
    72181 ataccttcgt gctgtggggg tcgaacatgg ccgagatgca cccgatcctg tggtcgcgcc
    72241 tgaccgatac gcgcctgacc aagccggggt gcgaggtaca tgttctgtcg acattcgaac
    72301 accgctcgtt cgagctggcc gacaacggca tggtgttcaa cccgcagacc gacctggcga
    72361 tcctgaacta tatcgccaac tacatcatcc agaacggcgc agtgaacgag gaattcgtca
    72421 agaaccacgt caacatcacc aagactgcca ccgatatcgg ctatggtctg cgcgacaacc
    72481 acccgctgca gcaagaggca gcgaacccca acgtcggcaa gatggaaccg atcagcttcg
    72541 aggaatatgc cgaagcggtg tcggaataca cgctggaata caccgaggaa ctgtccggtg
    72601 tgcccgccga aaagcttgag aagctggccc agcaatatgc cgatccgaac cgcaaggtca
    72661 tgagcctgtg gaccatgggg ttcaaccagc atacccgcgg gtcgtgggtg aactcgctga
    72721 tgtacaacgt gcacctgctg gttggtaaga tttccgaacc cggcaactcg cccttctcgc
    72781 tgaccggcca gccctcggcc tgtggtacgg cgcgcgaggt cggcaccttt gcccaccgtc
    72841 tgcccgccga catggtggtg acaaatgaca agcaccgcga gatctgcgag accgcatgga
    72901 acgtgcctgc gggcaccatc ccgcccaaac cgggcttcca cgctgtgctg cagaaccgca
    72961 agctgaagga tggcgatctg aacgcctatt gggtgcagtg caacaacaac atgcaggctg
    73021 cgccgaatat caacgaagaa gggtatcccg gctaccgcaa cccggaaaac ttcattaccg
    73081 tgtcggaccc ctaccccacc gttaccgccc tgtccgccga cctgatcctg ccaaccgcca
    73141 tgtgggtcga gaaggaaggc gcctatggca acgccgagcg ccgcacccag ttctggcggc
    73201 agcaggtcaa ggccccgggt gaggccaagt ccgacctgtg gcagctgatg gaattcgcga
    73261 aacgcttcac cgtcgaggag gtctggggcg aggaactgct ggctgccatg ccggaacatc
    73321 gcggcaagac catgtatgac gtgctgtatg ccaacggaaa gatcgaccag taccctctgt
    73381 cggaaacagc cgaaggtttc gacaacgatg atgccgagca tttcggatac tatgttcaga
    73441 aaggcctgtt cgaggaatat gccgatttcg gacgtggcca tgcccacgat ctggcaccat
    73501 tcgaaatgta ccatcaggcg cgcggaatgc gctggccggt cgtggacggc aaggaaacgc
    73561 tctatcgttt ccgcgaaggc tatgacccgt atgtacccga aggcgcaggc gtgaagttct
    73621 atggcaagcc cgacgggaag gcgagcatca tctttgcgcc gtatgaaccc gccccagagg
    73681 agccggatgc ggaatacgac ctgtggctgt gcaccggtcg tgtgctggag cactggcatt
    73741 ccggctcgat gacccgccgg gtgcccgaac tgcaccgcgc ctatccggcg gccgtggtct
    73801 acatgcatcc gcaggatgcc aaggatcggg gtctgcgccg tggtcaggag atcgttctgt
    73861 ccacccgtcg cggcgaagtc acaagccggg tcgagacccg cgggcgcaac aaggttccgc
    73921 gtggtctggt cttcatgccg tggttcgacg agggtcagct gaccaacaag ctgacgctgg
    73981 acgcgacctg cccgctttcg aaggagaccg acttcaagaa atgcgcctgc aaggtcgagc
    74041 gcgcgtaacc ggcacggatc gcgaaggtag tccccatgtc ccttgccggc acacctcttt
    74101 cgccgcaacg gcgtcgtttc ctgcagggaa cggcgcgcgc ggcgggcggc tgcgtggttg
    74161 caggatcgct gctggcctgg ctggcgcgcg atgcgcgcag cctgccggcc gaggccctgc
    74221 gcccgcccgg tgcgctgccc gaagaggatt tcctgtcggc ctgcatccgc tgcgggttat
    74281 gcgtgcggga ctgcccttac gatacgctga aactggcgga actggggtcg gattccggtg
    74341 ctaccgggac gccgtatttc accgcccgcg acgtgccgtg cgagatgtgc gacgacattc
    74401 cttgcgtcgc cgcctgcccc accggcgcgc tggacccgtc gctggacaac atcgacgatg
    74461 ccaagatggg cgttgcggtg ctggtggatc aggagaattg cctgaactac ctcggcctgc
    74521 gctgtgatgt ctgttatcgc gtctgccccg tcattgacga ggccatcacg cttgagccgt
    74581 cacacaatac ccgctcgggc agccacgcga tctttgcgcc gacggttcat gcggaccgct
    74641 gcaccggctg cggcgtatgc gagaaaagct gcgttttgcc ggaagccgcg ataaaggtgc
    74701 ttccagcccg tctggcgcgt ggcagcgcgg cggatcacta ccgcaagggc tgggaagaaa
    74761 aggccgccaa gggagcacct ctggtcgagg gcatcattga cctgcccgac cgcctgccgg
    74821 gaccaggtac cgacaatctg gtcacacccg gagggtttgc gcccgattac aacctgccgg
    74881 gagtggggca atgagcgcca gcacccagat acctgtgggc caagaggcga tcgaggccaa
    74941 gggctggatc ggcgcgcatc gctttttgct gttgcgccgg gcaagccagg tgttctttct
    75001 ggtactgttc ctgctggggc cgtggtttgg catctggatt gttcagggca gcctggccgg
    75061 atcattgacg ttgggcgttc taccgctgac cgatccgctg atcctgctgc aaagcatggt
    75121 ggcaggccac tggcccgaac tgaccgcact gatcggcggg ttgatcgtgc ttgtcactta
    75181 cgcgctgatc ggtggccggg tctattgttc ctgggtttgt ccgatcaacc cggtgactga
    75241 tgccgccagt tggctgcatc ggcgtttgga cttgccgaag ggctggcagc caaagcgcag
    75301 cacccgtctg tgggttctgg cgacagtcct gatcgtctcg ggcctgaccg gcgtgattgc
    75361 gtgggagatc gtgaatccga tcaccatgct gcaccggggc ctgatcttcg gcatgggatt
    75421 tgtctgggcc atgatcgccg cgatctttgt gtttgacctg ctggtcgcac gccatggctg
    75481 gtgcggtcat atctgcccgg tcggggcttt ctacggcctg atcggcacaa aaagcctgct
    75541 gcgcgtcagc gccagcaacc gcgctgcgtg tgatgattgc atggactgct atgcggtctg
    75601 cccggaaaac caggtgatct cgcccgcgct gaagggcaag ccgggatcca gcccactgat
    75661 cttgtcgcct gactgcacca attgtggccg ctgcattgat gtgtgcgcgg ttgatgtctt
    75721 caaatttact caccggttcg acgaggccct cgtcgcgcct gccgatccag ccgccgcgcc
    75781 caagccgcgc gccgccagac ctatctaagg gagtgccatg atgaatagac caatcctgac
    75841 aggcggaatt gccctgatcc ccgttttgct cctgagtggg tttgctctgg cgcagtccgc
    75901 tcaggtgaat tcgctacgcg gagccgaagt ggatgaacca gtggtcctcg atcaagtcca
    75961 tcggaatgtc gaaggacgca tgcagcggaa ttatcgccag cagccaccac tgatcccgca
    76021 ttcgattgaa caataccaga tcgacttgcg caccaatcag tgcctgtcct gtcacgactg
    76081 gaccaaagcg ggcgagcgca acgcaccgac cctttcgatg acccactacc tggaccgcga
    76141 aggccgtgaa ctggaccgga tcgcgggcac acggtatttc tgcaatcagt gccacgtgcc
    76201 gcaggccgac actccggcgc tggtcgacaa tgaattcgaa ccttcttccg gcaactgatc
    76261 caacgcatct ttgaaaggag caccgatatg gcagactccc ccgaaaatcg cggctggatt
    76321 ggccgcctct ggaacgcgat ctggaccccg gctgtgatgt tcagctcggg ctttctgata
    76381 ttggccggtt ttctggccgg tatcttgttc tggggcggtt tccactggac gctggaactg
    76441 accaataccg aggaattctg cacctcgtgc cacacgatgg aaaccaatct gggtgaatac
    76501 cgcgagacaa tccactacaa caaccactcg ggcgtccgcg cgatctgttc cgactgccac
    76561 gtgccgcacg aatggaacca caagatcaaa gccaagatca tggcggtcaa ggacgtttat
    76621 cacgagctgg ccggcaccat cagcacaccc gaaaaatatg aagaccatcg tctgagcatg
    76681 gcttcggcgg tgtggaagaa aatgaaggaa tccgacagcc gcgaatgccg caactgtcac
    76741 aatttcgagt atatggactt cacccttcag gaaacccgcg ccgcgtccga gcatcagcgc
    76801 gccatcgatt ccggcatgac atgcatcgac tgccaccagg gcatcgccca cagtctgccg
    76861 cccaactatc tggaaaccta tcaggacatc actgccgaac tggacgaggc gccgcagaac
    76921 ctgcagcagc acgcctcggc aggcagtgac gaaatccggt cgtttctggc caaacgggca
    76981 gactgagagg agctcgacat atgcttgaat tacttggaac catcggtggc aacatcctca
    77041 gcctgcccgg cattctgggt ttggcgcttg gcatgatgac ccgcaagctg tggctgggcg
    77101 cggtcatggg cggtgtggtc ggcgtgctgg agacactggt ttttgccaaa tggcagtttg
    77161 cccatgtcga agtgttggaa ctgatgatcg ccatcgccgt cggcgtttgc gcgggcgcgg
    77221 tgggcagtgc catccgcata aagggcgcaa ccgcctgatc cgagccaagc ggcccggcgt
    77281 ctgaatttct cagagcgccg ggctgaagcg gtgtttcttg gcaggcctgt tgtgcaactg
    77341 ttggaaaagg aacgacaact catcaagttt aagcatcagg accgaacaaa gctctcgatg
    77401 ctggcaatca ttctttcgaa atctggttct gacgaaaaaa gtaagtggtt ggggctatcc
    77461 agttgcacga atgaagcatc cggaatctgg gaagccagta ttttcccttc cgaaagcggt
    77521 gccactgcat ccctgtcgct gtgaagaacc aaggtcggca atgaaatctc tgttagcagg
    77581 ttgctcacgt caatgtcgtc aaacaaagcg cgaaactgag caatattctc ggctggtccg
    77641 cagagctttt ggaaatcgtt gaaccactgc atttctgctt ttgtagcgtc cggcataaac
    77701 atcgtggtca ggatttgccg gattgcgggg ttttcgtttc cccagctgtt gcggattaaa
    77761 ttgacaagag cttcgctttc ttcaatctcg gcttcgttgc cgcgatgttt tcgccccctt
    77821 gaataccctc cacttagtac aagatgcgaa attcgtttcg gatgcctcag cgcatatgcc
    77881 aacgaaacag atgcaccttg cgacaaaccc aggatcgcta cttgttcaaa atcgtaggca
    77941 tcgatcacga cttccatatc gtcgaccatg cgctcaaaac tgatgtcgac atccgcccac
    78001 tcggacagac cattcccccg ttggtcatag cgaatgaccg taaatttatc cgaaaggtgt
    78061 cgaatgtaat cgccgtaagc agggttttgc cagtcttgtt ccaggtgggt catccagctt
    78121 ccggaaatca acatcggata cccttcgccg gaaacagtat gcgcgatgga ggtcccgtcc
    78181 ttggaacgac aatatttcac caaaggcaat gggttgggtt gcgcctggga aagagcagag
    78241 tgtgcagcct gatcttcacc gtgttggacg gaaactggtc caatcagccg aaatccgcgc
    78301 cggcctacag tctcaatata acttggattt tttgcgtcat ccccgagcga ttttcggatc
    78361 tcaaaaatgt actcgcgcac aagatccggg ttcacaaaca agccatgcca tacggcttga
    78421 agtatttctt cgcgagacaa aaccataccg gccctggaaa tcatgtactc cagcacttcg
    78481 gtagcttttg gcgatagtgt cgattgatcc tgtcccgatg acaatttgcc atccttgaga
    78541 ttcaataccc atcgccgcat gtgctcctcc cacactgcct gcaagatcaa cgatacatca
    78601 acgataagtc aacggcatca ccaagttcat gcggataccc tgtcccggag agccaatcgg
    78661 gaattcgcgc tatgccacaa gtatcaacga acaaactggg tcaaaccgga gcctctggca
    78721 acaacaacgg tgtcaacgaa gtcgcgcctt tgttgctgcg acttgcaaac caattggagg
    78781 aagagatttg ccgcgcgctg atggaggaca atgtcgcgct ggcagaacga ttggtggccc
    78841 cacaatgtga gctgaagaag cttgcccaag gtcttggttg atgaagctca cagccactag
    78901 tggaaagtac agagaatgct tgattttttg cccaccaaag gatcaagcca ccgcttttta
    78961 acacacaata gggacataac cttcagctcg ggcaccgagc gttcagaacc gcaacagttc
    79021 cagcgcgtac ccctctggta gggtttcgac atccgcaggg ataatggcca acccgtccgc
    79081 ctgcgccagc aacgccacgc gcccgctgta ggacggtgcc atcaggtgca ggcgcggcct
    79141 gccgtccgga gctgtgcccc ggatctgcac cgggcgaaat tcctgccgcc cgggatgacg
    79201 ctgcagcggt tccgccagca ccgcctgttc ggcgacaagc gggcttggat gcaaaccggc
    79261 gcgccgtgcc atcatcggcg acccgatgat ttgccaggta acgtaggcgg aaaccggatt
    79321 gcccggcaac ccgatataaa gcgcatcgcc gtgacgtccg aacatgatcg gcttgcccgg
    79381 tttcatggcc actttcatca catccgtctg accgccgatt ttggaaaaca ggcgcggcat
    79441 gtgatcctcg tcgccaacag acacgccgcc ggttgtgacg atcagatcgg atgtgtcgca
    79501 tgcctgccgc aagacctgtt ccagcaaaac cgggtcatcc tcgaccgggc cgatgtccgt
    79561 caggtcgatc cagcgcttgt ccagcagcgc ccgcagcata ttacggttcg agttgtaaat
    79621 ctggccgggg ccaaggtctt ctccgggctg gcgtaattcg ctgccggtcg agaagatggt
    79681 gatcttgagc ttgcggtata ccttgacctg gccaaacccg gctgaggcca gcgccgcgac
    79741 ctcgcgcgcg ccgatctcgc agccgtgacg caggatcagt gcccccgctt tcaggtcctc
    79801 acccgcgcgg cggatatgct gttcggcggt cgggcgactt gagaagcgga taccgccttt
    79861 tgttagctcg caatcctcct gcatcagaat ggcatcgaag tcatttggca ccggcgcacc
    79921 ggtaaagata cgcaaggcgc ttcctgcggg tgcctgatgc gcgccgctgt ccccggcggc
    79981 cacgcgcccg gcgacgggca gatcaaagac cggccccgcg cccagatcgc gagtgcggat
    80041 cgcgtagcca tccatggcag agttgtcgaa ggcgggcatg tcagttttgc tgaggcaatc
    80101 ctcggccaga acccggccaa tcgcctcagt cagcggtacg ggctttgttt cgacaatcgg
    80161 attggcggcg gccagccccc gtgtcagggc gtcagccacg gacacgtaca ggtgggcgtg
    80221 ccggtcgcag gcgcatccat cagccatctg tgtttctccg ggttcagccg aatgcaagga
    80281 caaccccggc aaatcagcgt caacactgtt catgatcgga cgggtcgcaa cccggccaac
    80341 aaaccgcgcc caatggacac cgagacccga gcgctgtcct tgacataggt cacagttcgt
    80401 cgccacttgc ctgaacacgt cccccatgcc catgctgtga ttgtcggtct gcggcagaat
    80461 ctcggccggc ccacgcagcc tattggctaa attgcgtagt ccccgcaaat catcagcagg
    80521 tgatcaccgg gtgagaccaa agggtttcga cgcgtgacgc aaacgactcc gttctgctga
    80581 gtcgtcaatg acgcaggtgg gtgcccgatg ttgtgtatgt catacaaggt cgcaacgacc
    80641 tgtcctttgc cgacctcgcc accaagctgc acgtgaaggt caatcaaccc ctcaaaattg
    80701 ctggtgacat gcgagcagtc tgcacccaca tcaacaaaac gggtcatggc agcatccgcg
    80761 ggttccgtca tgacctcatc ggctgcgaaa agccctaggt tagacagaac acggcagcag
    80821 cccgaccagc caatctggaa agagcgggtg gtcatcgtgc ccatcccccc aagctcgcag
    80881 gaaaggaatt ttttgccctg acgataggct tccgagtcga aatctgcacc ctcgtcggac
    80941 gttcggctta ccattgtaaa atcggcacca aattggcgcg caagatcaat attgtctgca
    81001 ttcagcgccg catcattccc caggcaaacg aacgcgcagt caatgtagcg cgtcgcagtt
    81061 ccccctgagt gaaaatccag aatgatgtcg gattgcggga tcaactcctg tgacacgaac
    81121 cgggcaatag cagccgtcgg tccgggagca tgtgtcccgg ggaacgcccg gttcatattt
    81181 ccctgatcca gtggcgacac acgggtacgc gcacgcacgg caggcgcatt caatgccggc
    81241 agcacaatga tgcgcccgtt cagctgctcc ggctcgagct ctctcagcat ccggtgaagg
    81301 ataagctgcc cttcgtactc gtccccgtgg ttgcccgccg taagtagcac cgtaggtccg
    81361 gccccaccgc acaacacgcc aatgggaacg cgaatggtgc tgaaagcaag cgcattgttg
    81421 gacagggtca cgtcgatgaa accggtccgc ttgcccggac ttacaagatc aagcgagcat
    81481 cggaccgggc aattctgaac catcgaggca ccttctgaaa atgtcacgtt tgtcagcggc
    81541 ttcaaattcg accaccgcgc gcatgctctc atctttatgg ttgagatcaa agccttcgtt
    81601 gatctgatct tgcattggcc atcagtgatc atcggatcgc tttttgggcc aatcaacaat
    81661 tcggggggcg cccccctgac cagaagctcc ccgcggtgcc gctcttcgcc aattccgatc
    81721 tgtggccagc tcgaacggcc gggttggtgt ccacctatgt tgcttaaggc ctataggtga
    81781 aagccgtcgg tcatgtcgcc gcttcttgtg ttcatacctg aactggatct gttttcttca
    81841 gacgccaagt tgggtagcct gcatcacaat gcagttttct aaacttcgcc aagcggtata
    81901 tatgcgtcga ccccccctcc cctccctccg ggccttgcaa acattcgagg tgtttgggcg
    81961 taccaattcc gtcgccgata ccgcgcggga gctgaacgtc acacccggtg cggtcagtca
    82021 gcagctcaag gtgctggaag aacaaaccgg tcgcgcgcgc ccctgctctg cacagactgg
    82081 gggcccggct tcgaagacgt cccggactgg gaagactggt ttgcagcgaa cgatatcgac
    82141 gcctcaccac gacggaagga tgccgtcttt tcgctgtcca gcctagcttt ggatgccgcc
    82201 attcagggac gtggtgtggc gctggcgcaa acgtcttttg ttcaacggga cttgcagatg
    82261 ggctatctgt gtcgcctgtc cgaacaggaa ataccattgc ccagacccta tctggtctgc
    82321 tggggtgaag gcgcgctgga tgaacgaacg gcacgcagct ttctggacta gattctgcag
    82381 gcaggacggg acgtctcaag atcgctcgga aactcctcaa gagatcggta aaatgattta
    82441 gttttcctga acaacaaggc aggcagcaat actatacaag cccgcattcc ccgcacataa
    82501 gttcctaaag ctcgaacaaa ctattctgcg ggaggtgaac cgtgtttctg aaaaatgcct
    82561 ggtacgttgt ggcctggagt tccgagatca ctcatgagct gcggcaaatc cgggttctgg
    82621 gcaagaaaat ctgtgtctat cggacccggg ccggtgaagt tgtcgcgctg gaggacgcct
    82681 gcccgcaccg aaaactgccg ctgtcaaaag gccgcatgaa aggcgacgat gtggaatgcg
    82741 gctatcacgg gctgacgttc gactgcgtcg gtcagtgtgt ctcggccccc ggcaaagggc
    82801 gcatcccatc ctcggctaag gtgcattcct atcccgtgca cgaaaaatac gaactggtct
    82861 ggatctggat gggcaatccg gccatggccg agccttccga gatcttcgag atcgagcatt
    82921 acgacgaccc cgactggggc ataaaccgtg gtgcggcgat ggagatcagg tgcaactatc
    82981 tgtacatgac cgacaacctg ctggatccaa cccatgtcgc gtgggtgcac caaagctctt
    83041 tcgcgcagga tgccacgaag gacacgccgc tgtcggttac aaaaaaggac aacggcatcg
    83101 tcgtgcatcg gtggatgatg gatgtggaac ctgccccgtt ttacaagaag gtggtcgagt
    83161 tcgaaggcaa ttgcgaccgg cttcagcact atgaagtgca ctatcccagc catgcgctga
    83221 ttaaggccgt cttcacccct gctggtactg gggggccgga cggaccgctg catgcgcgga
    83281 ccttcatcat ggacagctac aacttcatga cgccgacctc ggaaaccgag acccggtatt
    83341 actggtttca gctgcgcaac atccgcccgg acgacgccga gctttccagg atgatgagtg
    83401 aggatgtccg ctacgcattc gaagaagacc tggccgttct cgaagaggtt cagatcggca
    83461 tggacgaaaa ggaaagcccc catatcgacc tgagcatcga cggaggccag ctgcggttcc
    83521 gccgccaact ggaagcaatg atcgccgaag aggcgatggt cgatgccaag atggagggct
    83581 gaggcggccg ggaatgtccg ttagtatcgg gtcgcccaag ataagggagc acgcgatcac
    83641 cactgcgttc gaacctgaat tcaggtgccg caaggcctag gccttgcggg cttccgtggc
    83701 aatcgcaatc ttcagtacag atgcggaggg gcaacccctc cgccacttac atttacccca
    83761 ggatgccggg caagcgcagg ccatgttcgc gggcgcagtc ttttgcgatg tcatagccgg
    83821 cgtccgcgtg ccgccagact cccgaggccg ggtcgttcca caggacgcgc tcaagccgtt
    83881 tggcggccgc atccgtgccg tcggcgcaaa tcacgacgcc tgcgtgctgg ctgaacccca
    83941 ttccgacccc gccaccgtgg tgcagcgaca cccatgtggc gcccgaggca gtattgacca
    84001 gcgcgttcag cagcggccag tcactgacgg cgtccgagcc atccagcatt gcctctgtct
    84061 cgcggttggg tgatgcgacc gaaccgctgt ccagatggtc gcgaccaatg acgacaggtg
    84121 ctttcaactc gccgttcctg accatttcgt tgaacgccag cccggcgcgg tgacggtcgc
    84181 ccagcccgat ccaacagatg cgcgcgggca ggccctggaa ggcgatacgc tcctgcgcca
    84241 tgtcgagcca attgtgcaga tgggtgttct cggggaacag ttccttcatc ttggcgtcgg
    84301 tcttgtagat atcctcgggg tcgcccgaca gcgcacacca gcggaacggg ccaataccac
    84361 ggcagaacag cggacggata taggccggga caaatccggg gaaggcaaag gcgttttcca
    84421 aaccctcatc ctgtgccacc tgccgaatgt tgttgccata atccaatgtc ggaacgcctg
    84481 cgttccagaa atcgaccatg gcggccacat gttgtttcat cgaggcccgt gccgcttttt
    84541 cgaccgcctt gggatcggtt tcgcgcttgt ctttccactg tgccatggtc cagcccaggg
    84601 gcagataacc gttgaccggg tcatgtgccg aagtctggtc ggtgacgata tcgggacgca
    84661 tgccgccggc ctgcatccgg gcatagattt cggggaatat ttcggcggca ttgccgagga
    84721 ggccgacgga tttcgcctct cccgctttgg tccagcggtc gatcatctca agcgcctcgt
    84781 ccagcgtctc ggccttttcg tccaggtatt tggtgcgtag gcggaaatcg atgctgtcgg
    84841 gattgcactc gaccgctaga cagcaggccc cggcaaagac ggcggccaga ggctgtgcgc
    84901 cacccatgcc gcccaaaccg ccagtcagga tccattttcc tttcagatcg ccgccataat
    84961 gctgacgtcc ggcctcggca aaggtttcgt aagtgccctg aacaatgccc tgcgtgccaa
    85021 tataaatcca cgagccggcg gtcatctggc cgtacatcat caggcccttc ttatcgagct
    85081 cgttgaagtg atcccagttg gcccagtgcg gcacgaggtt cgagttggcg atcagcacac
    85141 gtggagcatc ggcatgggtg cgcacgatgg ccaccggctt gccggactgc accaccagcg
    85201 tttcatcctc ttccagatcc ttgaggctgg cgacgatggt gtcaaaatct ttccacgtcc
    85261 gcgcggcgcg cccgatgccg ccatagacca ccagttcatg cgggttttca gcaacgtccg
    85321 ggtgcaggtt gttcatcatc atccgcaggg gggcttcggt catccagctt ttggcgttca
    85381 actcagggcc ggttggcgga aagatgtcgc gggtgttctt gcgtgggtcg gtcatggggc
    85441 aagctccagt gcagtgtctt ggatggcgtc cagaatgtcg gaaagccagc ggcgcaggcg
    85501 ggtggccttg cggtcgtcat aggaccaggg cgggctttct gtggtcaggt aggtggattg
    85561 ggccagttcc atctgaatgg cgtgcagacc ctcagccggg cggccatagt gccgggttgt
    85621 ccacccgccc ttgaaccgcc cgttcaatac ggtgctgtag ggggacgagg cggcaaattc
    85681 atgggcaatg gcctcgatct ggggcgcgca ggttgtcccg ccattggtac ccagattcat
    85741 gtccggcagg acaccgtcaa acaggaatgg aatgtggctg cggatcgaat gacagtcata
    85801 cagaaccgca attccatgga tcgccttcac ccgcgccagt tcggcctcga gcgctgcgtg
    85861 atacggtgca tggaacgtct cgcggcgctc ggtgatctct gcctcggaag gtggctggtc
    85921 ccagatgtca tgcccgtcga aatccgtcag cggcaccagc gtcgtggtgt tctgcccggg
    85981 atagagagac acgcccgacg gatcacggtt ggcatcaatc acataacggt ggaatgtggc
    86041 ccgcaccgtg gtggcccccg gaagaagccc gtcgtaaagc cggtcaatat gccagtccgt
    86101 atcggccagt tcccggccgc ggtcgttcag cctggccttg atgtcaggcg gaacgtaggt
    86161 gcccgtatgg ggcagcccaa gcacaagggg gctgtcgccc cgaatgtttt ccatcggatg
    86221 ggtcatgcgc caagcccggg catttctatc tctgtgccat tggcaatctc accactggca
    86281 atcagaaccg aggcggcttc gatatccggg gcggtatagc ggtcatcgcc aaggggagga
    86341 accaccgcgc gcagacgcgc catcacgccc tgcagggttt cactggtggg cagcggcgcg
    86401 cggaactcga tcccttgcgt ggcgcaaagc agttcgaccc ccagaatgcg ttccagattg
    86461 gtcaccatct gccccagacg tcgtgcacca tgagcggcca tggacacgtg atcctcctga
    86521 ttggccgagg tcggggtaga gtcggtcacg caggggttgg ccagatgctt gttctcgctc
    86581 atcagggcgg cggtggtgac ctcggcaatc ataagccccg agttcagccc aggattgggg
    86641 gtcaggaagg gcggcaggtc aaagctgagc accggatcga cgatcagggc gatacggcgc
    86701 tgcgcaatgg ccccgatttc cgcaatcgcc agcgcgatca tatcggcggc aaaccccacg
    86761 ggttcagcat ggaaattgcc acccgagacg atgagccccg cgtcggccag caccagcggg
    86821 ttgtcggtcg cggcattggc ctcgatctcg agcgtcgtgg cggcctgtcg caggacgtcc
    86881 atcgcggcac ccacgacctg cggctggcag cggatgcaat aagggtcctg cacccgcgtg
    86941 tcgccctcgc gatgactgtc gcggatcacc gatccggcca gcaatgcgcg catggtggct
    87001 ccggcctcaa tctggccgcg atggccccgc aatgtgtgaa tctcgggctg caatggcgcg
    87061 gttgacccca taatcgcgtc ggtggtcagc gccgatgtca ccagcgcgct ttgagcggcc
    87121 tgccacgcac caaaaagacc ggccaaagca aacgcggtcg aaaactgggt tccgttgatc
    87181 agggccagac cttctttggg gccaagttcg accggggtca gaccggctgc ggccagtgct
    87241 tggtcgcccg gcatcacggt gccgccaaac tcggcctcgc ctgcgcccat catcaccgct
    87301 gccatatgcg acaagggcgc aagatcacct gacgcgccca cggacccctg cgctgggatc
    87361 accggtgtca cgcccttgtc cagcatcgcc tcaatcaggt cgatcagttc cagccgcaca
    87421 ccggatgcac cgcgcccgag gctgagcagt ttcagcgcca tcatcagccg cgcatgggcg
    87481 cgcggaatgg ccggccccac cccacagcaa tgggacagga tcaggttgcg ctgcagggtc
    87541 gccgtatctt cggccgcgat cttgacgctg gccagttttc caaacccggt attgaccccg
    87601 taaaccgccg cttcgcccgc tgccgcatcg gcaatgcgcg catgggcagc ttcgataccg
    87661 gggcggcagg tcgggtccag ccgaaccgcg cattcttccc ggtatgcctg ttccagttgc
    87721 gccagagaca cagagccggg ggtgagtgtc agggtggtca attgagttct ccgagtatgc
    87781 gggaatgaag cgggttgaag ccgatgcgat aggccagttc agccgggtgc gttgcattcc
    87841 agacggcaag atcggcgcgc aaaccggggg cgatacggcc gcaatcgtcc aggcgcagtg
    87901 cgcgggccgc atgggtggtg acaccctgca gcgcctcttc gggcgtcatc cggaacaggg
    87961 tgcaacccat gttcatcgcc agcaaaagcg aggtcattgg cgcagaaccc ggattgcaat
    88021 cagtggccag cgccatcggt accttgtgct tgcgcagcag gtcgattggc ggggcttgtg
    88081 tttcgcgcag ggtgtagaag gccccgggca agatgacgcc gaccgtgccg gcagccgcca
    88141 tggcctgaac gccgtcctcg tccagatatt caatgtgatc ggctgagatc gccccgtagg
    88201 atgcggcaag tttcgtgccg cccagattgg acaactgttc ggtatggcat ttgatcggca
    88261 gtcccaattc tgtggccgca tcgaacaatg gcaccagttg cttgggcagg aacgcaatcc
    88321 cttcgcagaa ggcatccacc gcgtccacca acccttccgc atgggcggca cgcagggtcg
    88381 gaatgcagat ttcggtgata tacgcttcgg ggcggtcctg atattcaacc ggaactgcat
    88441 gggcgcccag aaagctggtc acgacccggg cagggcgatg tcgtggcagc gcccttgccg
    88501 cgcgcagcat gttcaattcg gtttctttat ccagcccgta gccggatttg acctcgatca
    88561 ccgaaacacc ttcggccagc atcgcatcca ctcgtggcag cgcctgcgtg accagatcct
    88621 ccaaactggc agagcgcgtc gcctttacgg tcgagatgat gccaccgcct gcacgcgcca
    88681 cttcttcata gctggcgccg ttcagccgca tctcgaactc gaccgcgcgg tggccgccaa
    88741 agaccacatg cgtatgacag tcaataaatg caggtgtcac cagtcgaccc tcgaacgagg
    88801 tccggggcag cactgcaaat tcagcgggca gttcggtctg cggaccgacc caggcgatac
    88861 ggccatccac agccgcaatc gcggcatcct cgatcagacc ataggcattg gcagcttcca
    88921 acatcgtcgc tgcgtgcaga tcggtgaaca gatgatcgcg ggcctgcatt cgaatacccc
    88981 tcccctgcaa ttctctcttt tctggtacag gtctttatgt catatgtcta tccataaagc
    89041 ggagacacac atgacagcca tattcgcaaa tcgcgccctg ctgcccactg gctgggcaga
    89101 gaacctgcgg cttgaggtcg aaagcgggcg gattgcgcgc ctgaccccgg attccgcggc
    89161 gtgtgatgaa gatacccgcg tcgacattct gctgcctgcc ttgtcgaacc tgcacagtca
    89221 cgccttccag cgcgccatgg ccgggatgac cgagtatcgt ctggccggtc gcgacagttt
    89281 ctggacctgg cgcgatttga tgtatcgctt taccggccac ctcagccccg aacaggttca
    89341 ggccatcgcg gcgttggttt atcttgagat gcaggaggcc ggatatgccg cggtcggcga
    89401 attccactat ctgcatcacc agccggacgg gacgccttat gaccgccttg ccgagctgtc
    89461 ggaccggatc atggccgctg ccgccgagac cgggattgga ctgacgcatc tgccggtgct
    89521 ctattcctat gcgggcgtcg gggaaaagcc gctggagagt ggccagcgcc gctttggcaa
    89581 cgatgtggac cgtttctgca aattggtgga gcaagcccgt ggcgcgcttg gtgatctgcc
    89641 agatgactgc cgggtcggca tcgcaccgca ttccctgcgt gccacctcgc cagcagattt
    89701 ggcgcaggtt atcgccgcgc agggcgctgg cccgatccac attcacatcg ccgaacaacc
    89761 gaaggaggtg gctgaagtgc aggcgggtct gggtgcgcgc ccggttgaat ggctgctgga
    89821 caatgcgccg gtcgatgcca actggtgcct gatccacgcc acgcatatga ctgaggccga
    89881 gacctgcgcc atggctggca gcggtgccgt tgcgggcctc tgccccgtga ccgaggccaa
    89941 tctgggcgat ggtcccttta acggccctac ttacctaatt gcaaacggcg cctttggcgt
    90001 gggttcggat tccaacgtgt tgatatccct gactgaagag ttgcgcacac tggagtattc
    90061 ccagcgtctg cgcgatctgt cgcgcaatgt gatggtcgta ggtgagggct cggtcgggcg
    90121 gacgctttat tgcggcgcgg cagagggtgg cgcgcaggcg cttggccgcg atgcggggca
    90181 gattgccgag ggcaagctcg ccgacctcgt ggctgtggac ggccaaaacc cagccttgtg
    90241 tgccttgcgc ccggaccagc ttctggacgg gctagtattt gccgcaaagg accatgtggt
    90301 gacagatctg tggtctgccg gccgccatcg cgtgcaaaat ggccgccacg tggcacggga
    90361 ccagatcatc tccggctacc gggccgccat ggccgggctt ttgtctggtc tctaggcccg
    90421 aacctgtgca aatcggacag acaggactat ggcatcaggg gccggagtga cggttaaggc
    90481 gtcttccggc cattccgcct ctcccgcgat caactgagca ccaactgatg tgacagccag
    90541 acccttcgca acaaagacga agctaaacgg tgccacatcg aaatgttgtg caccgatatg
    90601 aacatccacg ctggccgtga tagcctgcgg atcgtaaatc acattgaatg cccggcacgg
    90661 cccgcccagc agccgcgcat tcagcggcaa cgccccatcg aaatacagcg gcttgaacgg
    90721 ccgggcctta taaatgtcgg tcgagccttg caaattcagc ccggccccgt cgatgatcgt
    90781 gtgcacccgc gccagacccg gaaagcgcga gaatggcccg tcacggccga tctcggcaac
    90841 gcttatgcgc cagtcgagtt gatttttgat ccgctggacg gccagttcac gggtcacgcc
    90901 accgccattg gcccaggggg cggctgccgt ctcctcaagc ctgatacgca tgcgggtcaa
    90961 tttctttgca tgttgtcatt aatctggaca taatatgaat atgggcaaaa tgatatagtg
    91021 agcagaactt gaccgagcag aaaaacatag gctttcaggc gatccgcgat gaagtgctga
    91081 accgcatcca gacgcgtgtc tggccgcagg gcagcctgct gccgaccgag ctggaactgg
    91141 cggctgagtt cggctgcgcc cgggcaacgg tcaaccgggc cctgcgcgaa ctggcagatc
    91201 aggggatcgt cacccgtaaa cgcaagggcg gcacccgcgt ggtcaccatg ccggtcaaac
    91261 aggcaaaact gcccattacc gtggttcgtc agaccatcga agagatgaat gccgaatacc
    91321 gttatgcgct tgtcagccga actgtcattg cctgcccggc ctggctgcag gccaagttgg
    91381 gcctgcccga ggcggcgcag gtccttcatc tgtcctgtat gcaccacgcc gacaaccgcc
    91441 ctttccagtt cgaagagcgt tggatcaata tcgacgccgt gccccatgtt gcgaacgaag
    91501 atttcctgac agttggtccc aacgaatggc tgctggctga agtacccttt tcaaatgcgg
    91561 aaatcgcctt ttcggccgtt cccgccacag gcccgttgca ggactttttg tccgtcccgt
    91621 ccggaacacc gctgtttcag ctggaacgca cgacatggtt tcagaacaaa cccgtcacgt
    91681 tcgtgcgcat gacattccac caaggctatc agatgcgcac aacctattga ctgtggtcgc
    91741 cctcaggcat tgtccggcag tcgaagaata cgggtatatc ccagttgaaa cctgttcagc
    91801 ttgagaccag ccttctaatg ccgacgcctc aggtttccgc aacagcgcgc acaggtgcat
    91861 ttcccgtcgc tgaattattt caagcgcgaa acagaacaac ctacctgagc aggaattctc
    91921 tggcgcaaat gcgcagcagc cagttgcgga actgggtgac cgcacgcgac ccgtcggcgc
    91981 ggtacgaggt cagcaggtag taggcattgc cggtcggaag gctcaaatca aggggcgcaa
    92041 ccagttggcc cttacgccgg ctttcctcac caaaagggcg gcggtccatg gcccagccca
    92101 gcccgctttt ggcggcctgc agtgcgttcg agcgattgtc catctcggcg accggtttcc
    92161 acgaaatctc gctcagaccg gctgccgaaa accaacggct ccactcattc gcgtggtggt
    92221 tgctgctgat cagaggctcg gactgcatct cttcgggcaa gggaatgctg cctctggctt
    92281 ccagatattc gggggcgcaa accggctgga tgatctcatc gaacagcttg acgcagcggg
    92341 cctcctgcgg gggtttgtcg gcaaagacga tcgccatgtc gatgtcgctc cctgcaaggg
    92401 tgatttcctc tggcatggtg atgattttga cgttcacgtt cggcgctgcc tcgcgcaggt
    92461 tgggcaggtt cggtatcagc cacatattgg ccagtgactg gtacatatgg actgacacgg
    92521 tctgctcgct cttgtcgccg gtatattcgg cgaaagcggc atcaagcgtg tccagggctt
    92581 ggcgcactgg gccgaacagc gctttccctt cgtctgtcag ttccacgctc tgaggcgctc
    92641 cgcgcttcaa tagggtcgtg ccgacaaagg tttcgagtga ccggatctga tggctcacgc
    92701 ccgaggccgt gatattgagc tcgcgcgcgg cctcgatgtt gcgccccagc cgtacgacgg
    92761 cttcgaacgc gcgaatggcg gcaaatggcg gtatcttgcg tgacatctga acatccggtt
    92821 aagggccaac gtgcggaccc tagaacaaat gatacgctgc tcccagccct gtccccttat
    92881 acgggagccg tgcacagatc gaacagatgc cgcaggtctt gtgctgccag ttgatcgaac
    92941 tgcgcggaca ggtctcggat ttcttcggct cgggtttcac ccaaaaccgg aacggcgagc
    93001 atgcggaact tttgggtgat ctggtcgtcg ctgagtgcca tgtccgcgtc accgcgcggt
    93061 gtgcggggct catccacgat ccgctgaccg ttcctgagga tgattgtcac ctgcgcccag
    93121 cgtttgtcgg tacttatgcg ggtcatttcc ggatcgtcta tcagcttgat ggtgcggctt
    93181 acgcgcagga tgtcggggtc gcgtagggct tcggcgctca gttcgtcgac gcccacctga
    93241 ccgcgtacga gcatcgcggc gacgggaaag gcgattgcat aggcgaactc atcctgagtt
    93301 tgcggttcgt gaccggccag ccgtgttgca tagtggaagg tgcggatttc gacgctgttc
    93361 acctgttcgt gggtgaagcc gtgtttctgc atcatgtcgt gtacggaatc gagcgaggga
    93421 tgggcccagc ggcagcaggg ataggccttg taatgcgtgt ggtcgaccag ccgccagccg
    93481 gtgcccagat cggcccagaa ttccgcgccg tcttcgccct cgcaggtcag cgccggggca
    93541 ccggtgaacc cttccattgc aagataagcc gccgtcaccc ccgagggcgc gccccaaccg
    93601 acgccatcgc gaaccatggt gggatggtcg atgcagcgca tcatctggct gcgggggcca
    93661 tggtattccc cgatccccgc ggcctgccgg atctgttccg ctttaccacc cagcagtttg
    93721 gctccagcgg cggcgacccc tacggcggtc cacgcccccg aggtgtgata atcagcgcag
    93781 gttgcgtgtt gcaccaaccc ggcacggtag gagacttcgt atgcggtggc gaggatttcg
    93841 gcaaagcgcc tgccgtcgat ctgattgccg ctggcctgtg ccattgcgat caacgccggg
    93901 aacacggctg aacccgcatg acctttgcaa ggggtggtgc cgtcatgggc gtcgatgctg
    93961 tccactgtga atgcgccggc catggcggcc ccgacagggc tgaccgagcg gccatccatc
    94021 agcatcttcg ccgaaccaga tgtgcccgcc ccgaatatca tcggtgcaac gcggcgtgcg
    94081 atgcccgaca tttcggtggt cacgccgacg gccgccacgc cgatcgtgtc gacaaaggac
    94141 cggcgcagcg tccacaggac ggtttcgggc agatcatcat ggcgcagatt ggcggcgaac
    94201 tggtcgaatc tgtgtcccat cagctcagca cgtccacggc ggatttcatg cgcttcaaac
    94261 cttccgatat gttgttttca gacgttgcga ttgacatgcg atagaacgga tcacatgaaa
    94321 atccgggccc ggggaccacg acgaccccat gttccagaaa ataggccgcc agttcggtcg
    94381 agctggtcag tatcttaccc tcgggcgtcc ggcgtccaaa caatccgccg cattcgggca
    94441 tcaaatagaa cgcgccgccg gggctctgtg tttgcagccc ttcgatttcg gccagcccgg
    94501 tcaaagcctg atcgcggcgt ttctggtaga tggcgcacca gtccttcagg aattcctgcg
    94561 gcccggtcag agccgccacc gtcgccgcct gactgatcga gcacggaccg ccattggtct
    94621 ggctgaacag gctgcgaatg ccgttggtcc accattcggg cccaccggca aacccgatgc
    94681 gccagcccgt catggcgtag gatttcgaca cgccgttcac tgtcagtatc cgctgctgca
    94741 ggtccggcgc gacagcagcc agtgtcgcga actccgcgcc atcgaaaatg atgtgttcgt
    94801 acagatcgtc cgagatcaca ttgacctgcg gatggcgtct gaggaccacg gccagcgcct
    94861 ccagctcggt ggccgaatac acggctccgg tcggattgga gggtgagcag atcatcatca
    94921 gccgcgtccg gggtgtgatt gccgtttcaa atacttcggg cgtcagtttg aagcagctgt
    94981 ctgcagtgtc gaccaaaacc ggcgttccgc ccacggcctg caccataccc aagtgcgagg
    95041 cccagagtgg tacaggcagg accatctcgt cccctgggtt caggactgcc tgaatggcgg
    95101 ttgccagcaa tggcttcgcg cctgaacaga cgatgatttc ttgtgcagag aaggtcaggt
    95161 tgttgtcgcg gcggaacttt tcgatcacgg ccgccttgac ggctccgttt ccgtcggtcg
    95221 gagtgtaccg tgtgtcgccc gcccgaatgg cggcaatccc ggcctcgcaa acatgggcgg
    95281 gtgtgtcgaa atccggctcg cccacggaaa agtcgatcag atcggccccg gcctgccgca
    95341 tttcgaaggc tttgttgaag acaccgatga tcggtgatgc gggcagcgcg tcgaccagtc
    95401 gggacagcat catgatgcct ccgccagatc ggtcagggtc agattggggc caagactgtc
    95461 ggggccaaca agaatatgga tgacggcggc ttttccggat gccattgcgc gttccagcgc
    95521 gggtgcgaaa tcggcggtcg tctccacccg ctcgccatgt gcgccatagc cttgcgcgac
    95581 gaccgcgaaa tcggggtttg tcagtgaggt gcccgaaata cgtccggggt gctttcgctc
    95641 ctgattggtg cgaatggtgc cgtacatgct gttgtcaacg atgatgaaaa taggatcgaa
    95701 cccatattga attgccgtcg ctacctcttg cccgttcatc aggaaatctc catccccggc
    95761 gacgtagacg gccggtgcat aggggcgcgc caccttggcg gcgaccgccg ccggaacgcc
    95821 catgcccatc gcgccggaaa tcggggccag agcgcccaga aactgacgat agtcgaaatg
    95881 gatgttgggc cagtcggccg cgttgcccgc accggtggtc atcgtggttt cccgtggcaa
    95941 agcggtgttc agcacgcgca tcacttcggc catgttgacc gggccgtgtt ggacaggcag
    96001 ggtgcgcata gcctggtaat cggcacgcgc actggcaggc gagtggcgtt ttgcgaccgg
    96061 cagcaaggcc agggattttg cagcttcgtt cgggtcggcc agaatgggca ggtcggcctg
    96121 atagagccgc tccagatcct cggggcccgg caggatgtgg acaagcttgc aatccggctg
    96181 gggcgattgg atgaggctga atttcagtgt ggtcccgtca ttcaggcgcg cgcccagtgc
    96241 gatcaccaga tcagcagatg tcgcgtattc atttggcatc ggattgccgc caaaacccag
    96301 atttccgata aaattgggat ggtcatgcgg aaacagaccc tggcggcgga accctacggc
    96361 aaccggaagc ccgtggtctt cgacaaagcg gatcgcggcg gcatgcccct tttcggtcca
    96421 gcaggtgccg cccaacagca gcagcgggcg ctcggcttcg gccagaagcg cggacacctg
    96481 ttccagatcg gcaggtgtgg gtgcgggagg ggtcagtttg acctgcggca gatcggcggc
    96541 gtcggtcagt tcggccagca tatcctcggg cagggccagc gccaccgggc cgggccgtcc
    96601 cgaaagcgcg gtgcgaaagg cgcggttcac atattccggg atgcgggcgg gatcgtcgat
    96661 ttcggctacc catttcacca tatggcccag aaaccgacgg taatcgacct cctgaaacgc
    96721 ctccttgtcg cgatgagtgc gcgggatctg accgatcagc aggatcagcg gggtcgagcc
    96781 ctgttgcgca gtatgaaccc cgatggaggc attggtcacc ccggggcccc gtgtcacgaa
    96841 acagaccccg ggcttgcctg tggcgtccga atacgccgcc gccatgaagg ccgcgccgcc
    96901 ctcttgccgt gtcgtgtagt actttagtgt gttcgagcaa tcatgcagcg catccagggc
    96961 cgcaaggtaa ctttcaccgg ggacaccgaa aatggcctca acaccgttga cccgcagcat
    97021 gtcgatcaaa acctgtccgc ctgtccgcat cacattgcct cctgtttcag agtccatgtt
    97081 tttcagtcgg aagcaaagat cgaaactgaa ttcttcacgc cgggattgag gtaaattcat
    97141 cccgaagggg cgcccggaaa aacatccagg ccgtgcgacg tgcaaacggg cggcgcatgc
    97201 ctactccggg ccatgtcatg ggtgcatttg tgtcgacctt agccttgata atcccattta
    97261 cacatcaacg cgctgatccg cggcatcgaa gaaatgcagg aattctggtg caaggtgcaa
    97321 cccaattgtt gcgccaggct gcaattcggt atcaccggtg atgcggactg taactttgtc
    97381 ttcgccacca caatcgagga tcaggaatgt gtctgcgcca agatactcaa taacctcgat
    97441 aacgccatca cactgacctg caccttgtgc cacgactgtt atgtgttcgg ggcggatacc
    97501 caaccgtgtc gcagccacag cccgatcata ggtgccactg ccaccccccg aaaggcggta
    97561 aaaaccattg tcggtcgtgc acggcaggat gttcattttc gggctgccga tgaattgggc
    97621 tacgaacagg ttcgctggac gctcatacaa ctcgcgcgga gtgccgacct gagcgatatg
    97681 accgtattcc agcacgacga tccggtctgc cagcgtcatc gcctcgacct gatcgtgcgt
    97741 gacgtagatc atggttcgtt tcaggttctg gtgcagcttg gcgatctcgt agcgcatttc
    97801 gacgcgcaac gcggcgtcga gattcgaaag aggttcgtca aacaggaacg cggtggggtc
    97861 gcgcacaatc gagcggccga tggcgacacg ctggcgctga ccacctgaaa ggtcctttgg
    97921 tctgcgttcc agaaatggcg tcagtttcag aacttcggca gccttgctga cctgagcgtc
    97981 gatgtctgtt tttggggcac cggcaacctt cagcgaaaac cccatattct cggccacggt
    98041 cagatgggga taaagggcgt aggattgaaa caccatggtt agcccgcgtt tcgaaggcgg
    98101 gtgatcggtg acgtcgttgt cgttgatcag aattgcgccg cgcgaagtat cttcaaggcc
    98161 gccgatcata cgcaacaggg tggatttacc gcagcccgat gggccgacga acacgatgaa
    98221 ctcaccttcg tctatgtcaa ggtcaatgcc cttgatgacc tgaacgttac caaaccactt
    98281 ttcgaccgcg ttgagcttga tgctgcccat cagttcctcc ctgcccagat cagccaaacg
    98341 gcggctgtcc atgtaaacga attcccgccc gcgggactgc cggtattggg atcgaagtat
    98401 tcagcaaacc cgaaattgga aatcaacgcg gcggttttgg cgcgcaggtc ttccgcttcg
    98461 gcctcatggc ccatttcggc aaggccaatg ccgatcatca tgttcatgat cgcccaggtt
    98521 ggtccgcgcc agtatcggcg gggatcgaat ttcgggcttt ctgtgtcgtg gctgggaata
    98581 gggtgcggga ccgttttctg aacttttcgg agcctttcca gcatttcggg tgactcgatg
    98641 ccggcaaacc agcacatgaa ggaagcgttc gagatactgt tcgcccagtc gccgctatgg
    98701 gcatcgcgcg agtcaaaaga ccccagatcg gcattccaca gcgaccgcgc gccctcctcc
    98761 agccgggcga tgtcgttgct caagccgtcg gtttccagac cgagttcggt gcctacggcc
    98821 aacagatcgc gggccgcgcg taaggtggtg aaggtcattg tcgggtccgc cacgcggaac
    98881 gggttcttgc ggagtaaggt cttctgatcc catccggctt ggcgtccgat ctgaaccagc
    98941 ttgatgtacc ggtcatagtc gaacttggtg ggccggtcgt cgctgttgac gtggcttgtg
    99001 tcccggcgga catattcgcc cacgtccgag gcatccatac gtgccatcgc cttgtcccag
    99061 tccggggcgt tgtcgcggcc cgcctcccag gggtgggtgg tgcagacagc ccccagatcg
    99121 tccagccgcc atttcatgat ccaacggtgc caggccagca tggcggcgaa aagggggcga
    99181 atacgaactt cgcccagtgt ccggtccttg tcccagataa ggcgcgccat ggtggccgca
    99241 atgggtggct ggatgatgcc cgacgacggg atcgggccgt tgcaccccca gacatccgga
    99301 ccggggaaat acccaggatc gggtttgtga aacaggatat gcgggaccat cccgtcagcc
    99361 cattgtcccg agaacagcgt ctcaagctca atccaggcgc gatctatgtc aaattcggca
    99421 aacccaagcg cggcgatcgc gctgtcccag ttccattgat acggatacag cccttcggtc
    99481 gggatggtgt agcctccccg gtcattggcg atcaggatat tgcgcgcctc gcggtcgggg
    99541 ttcgtatgtt ggttcatctg tgtcatcctt tgacggaccc cgcagtcagg cccttggtca
    99601 tgaaacgttc aagccccagg aacagcgcca tgatcgggac agtggcgatg acggcaccgg
    99661 ccatcaggtg ctgacgggga atttctgagg aattcagcat cgtgacccct cgggtcaggg
    99721 tgaattttga cggatcgtcc agcagcatga aggccagcag gaactcattc caggcgatca
    99781 tgaagacgta aagcgagacc gacgccagag ccggcaggct gagcggaagg gtgatcttcc
    99841 agatcaccga caggcgtgac aacccatcca tcaaaccggc ttcctcgacc tcggtcggca
    99901 agccgcgaaa atagccttgc aacatgtaga gcgcgaccgg gatagttgtc accggataga
    99961 tcatgacaat gccaaggatc gaattgcgca agccggtcag agagaatgcg atatagatcg
   100021 gcagcgccag tacgatcatc gggaccatgt agatcaacag gatcgagcgt gagaacgcct
   100081 tttgcccctt gaaccggaac cgcgcaacag cgtaggcccc ggggacgctg aaggccagcg
   100141 taatgaatac cgtgaggacc gagacgtaga aggatgtcca caaataggtg ccgaaattga
   100201 agtcacggaa cagctcggta taactgcgga aaagtgcggt gccctggctc aggtcgaccg
   100261 agaaatccag cggattttgc agcaacgcct gctgggattt caggctggtc atcaccatga
   100321 cgtaaaacgg gatgaccacg atggccgtga agaaaatata cccgaagccg gtgcagaacc
   100381 ggattaccgc atcctcgaat tcgtgccggg tcagctctcc gaacggggtt tccctgagaa
   100441 ttgcagccaa cgagacgtga attacggcgg ccattgccag aacagtaacc aggactgcct
   100501 gcaccgacgt gtccgggccg atcagaacgg ggccaaaccc ggtcaggccg gacaggccca
   100561 gcatggccga tatacccagg cgggccggtg catggtgcgc cgggaaccgg atgtagatcc
   100621 atcctgccag cgcaccccag atcaggcaga gcagtatctg gggacgaaat gccgccccgg
   100681 tggaaaacga catggtgacg gcaacggttg tcgcgatgac aaccagccaa agcgcgccca
   100741 gaattgggcc ggttatatac cctttgcgca tcacagaccc tcctcacggc taatgaagcg
   100801 gaagaagaca aagctgaagg caatcaggca caccaggatc accaccgcca ccgccgcacc
   100861 ggcgccgatg ttcgatattg caaaagcctg ttcatagaca ttcacggtca gcgtgcgagt
   100921 gcccgcattg ccgccggtca gcaggaagat gtcatcgaat ttgttgaacg tccaaatgaa
   100981 gcgcagcagg aacagcactg acaggatacc cagcaattgc gggatgctca gccaccagaa
   101041 tttctggaat ggcgaagccc cgtccatatc cgccgcttca tacatgctgg agtcgataga
   101101 ttgcatcctg gcgaggatga acaggaagga cagagggaaa tagcgccaga tctcaaacac
   101161 tgtgaccatg atcagggcca atgggcgttc accgaagaag ttgatgggat cgctggtcag
   101221 tcccatctgc accagcaacg cgttggcgga acctgagaat gggtcgaata gcgtgaccca
   101281 tgtgaaggcg accgcaatca ccggggcaac gtaagggaac aggtagaggc ctcggatgat
   101341 gccctgcccc ctgaagcttt tgttcagcag cagggccgca aagaggccca tgaccagcgc
   101401 accgattgtg ccgaatacag tatagaacag agtgacccaa agaacgcccc agaattcttt
   101461 cccgtcaaag acgcgggcaa agttttcgag gctgaattca aggctggtca gtacattcgg
   101521 cccgctgccg gtgactttcg gctctgatcc ctcgaccgca tcctcgaccg catccgggtc
   101581 gccgtcgaat gtgaccggga tgcggatacg ctcacgctgt ccaccctgca aagtgccgaa
   101641 atcgcaaaac aagtcctgcc cgtccagaac acatggc
//
