# Supplementary material for: Decoding coral resistance to eutrophication through the association of hyper‑efficient denitrifiers as key microbial allies
Source: Nat Commun. 2026 May 19;17:3938. doi: 10.1038/s41467-026-72571-w (PMC13187470; doi:10.1038/s41467-026-72571-w)
Supplement: Supplementary file 21 — Source Data [file 41467_2026_72571_MOESM21_ESM.zip › Source Data/FigureS7/A5_A5_1_denitrification.gbk]

LOCUS       A5_1                  101677 bp    DNA              UNK 01-JAN-1980
DEFINITION  Genus species strain strain.
ACCESSION   A5_1
VERSION     A5_1
KEYWORDS    .
SOURCE      .
  ORGANISM  .
            .
FEATURES             Location/Qualifiers
     gene            complement(160..1545)
                     /locus_tag="A5_00237"
     CDS             complement(160..1545)
                     /locus_tag="A5_00237"
                     /inference="ab initio prediction:Prodigal:002006"
                     /codon_start=1
                     /transl_table=11
                     /product="hypothetical protein"
                     /translation="MQYHNKPFDQLQIGDTAELTRFCTEDDFYAFASNSGNHNPLNLAD
                     EDGDGDNVNEAIAPEMFLGALISAVLGNILPGAGTLYKSQSLDFSARAYAGEELLARVT
                     VIEKRDNREVVLKTQVMRPSDEVLIVSGIAVVIAPEKELSFNEIEVPGLVVERHRHFDA
                     LLDRSRPLPPIPTAVVAPEEPNSLGGALLAARETIIKPVLIGDPDKIAAAAREIELPLG
                     DVEIVPVKDHLDAANKAVDLVVEGHVEALMKGHLHTDELLRAALRRDRGLRAGRRFTHV
                     FVMDIPGQPHPLLVTDAAINIEPDLETKIDITQNAIDLAISIGIGAPKVGVLSAVETVN
                     PAIRSSIDAALLSKMAERGQIRGGLVDGPLAMDNAVSLAAARTKGIVSEVAGRADILVV
                     PNLDAGNMLAKQLTYIAHAEAAGVVLGARVPIILTSRADGEKARLVSCAVAALHAARMS
                     GKI"
     gene            2092..3984
                     /locus_tag="A5_00238"
     CDS             2092..3984
                     /locus_tag="A5_00238"
                     /inference="ab initio prediction:Prodigal:002006"
                     /codon_start=1
                     /transl_table=11
                     /product="hypothetical protein"
                     /translation="MIPVEQLAFTYEMGVVSALLAFTVFLFVSEIVRIDLSAILVLVIV
                     GLLSYAPGLENLANVPHLFDGFASNAVISIIAVMIVGAGLDKTGLMNKVASVILKYGGK
                     SENRVLPIVSGTVGVISSFMQNVGAAALFLPVVSRISSRSGIPLSRLLMPMGFCAILGG
                     TMTMVGSSPLILLNDLIQTANEGLPEAQKMEPFGLFSVTPIGAVLILTGIAYFLLLGRW
                     VLPGDSGSESTGTGRGTQEYLQRVYGLKADVFEVVVPADSPLVGQILADINFENHLYII
                     STFYRGKTSMVQVLTAEIAAPCRLAIVGRRWVVEEFAEKYGLTVLPDLDVFVEEFAPTN
                     AGVAEVVVTPDSKLIGKCPRELLFRKTYGMSLLAIHRGEETLSHVETETHESTQIGLEK
                     FKAGDMLVAHTRWDNLMRIKRDPDFVVVTSDFPQDELRPQKVGWALLFFLISLSLILFT
                     DVRLSLCLLTGAAGMMLTRVLSVDEAYRAVGWNTVFLLACLIPLGQAVQNTGTAAWIAQ
                     QIMIILDGWPNWALQAGVAILATAFSLVMSNVGATVLLVPLAVSIAVAAGANPAVFALT
                     VAISTSNSFIIPTHQVNALIMGPAGYKVTDFVRSGGIMTIIFLIVSLLMLNVIF"
     gene            complement(3994..5094)
                     /gene="iolG_1"
                     /locus_tag="A5_00239"
     CDS             complement(3994..5094)
                     /gene="iolG_1"
                     /locus_tag="A5_00239"
                     /EC_number="1.1.1.369"
                     /inference="ab initio prediction:Prodigal:002006"
                     /inference="protein motif:HAMAP:MF_01671"
                     /codon_start=1
                     /transl_table=11
                     /product="Inositol 2-dehydrogenase/D-chiro-inositol
                     3-dehydrogenase"
                     /translation="MTRTTNYGLIGCGMMGQEHLHNIALLEGTRVAAIFEPDPEMAHKA
                     QAIAPDAQMVSSLQDLLAVNDLDCLVIASPNHLHVDQLAEIAETRPLPLLIEKPLFTDP
                     TDLARLEELERSFPHPIWVAMEYRYMPPITALIDEAATAGGGIKMLTIREHRFPFLEKV
                     GNWNRFNRNTGGTFVEKCCHFFDLMRLILQSDPVRVSASGGQAVNHLDEVYDGDTPDIL
                     DHGYVIVDFASGARAMLELCMFAEGSRYQEEISAIGRDAKIEALVPGPGRFWPEHLGDA
                     PVPQLIISPRAPKGPIQRDIPVDPELLAAGDHNGSTYYQHKGFLELVRGERAKPEVSLH
                     DGIWAVRIGLAAQQASEQGQTISLAG"
     gene            complement(5107..5817)
                     /gene="nagR_1"
                     /locus_tag="A5_00240"
     CDS             complement(5107..5817)
                     /gene="nagR_1"
                     /locus_tag="A5_00240"
                     /inference="ab initio prediction:Prodigal:002006"
                     /inference="similar to AA sequence:UniProtKB:O34817"
                     /codon_start=1
                     /transl_table=11
                     /product="HTH-type transcriptional repressor NagR"
                     /db_xref="COG:COG2188"
                     /translation="MSANSRNPNALPIYVQISELLIRDIAAGRLIDGERLPPERDMASN
                     LNVSVGTLRKSLAELEKKGMLERIQGSGNYIRETGTQNSVYAMFRLELPEGGGLPRADI
                     LSVDHLKKPAKLPEFGLSDSGSRVRRMRYLNDTIIAVEEIWLDESAGTIDQNLLSDSLY
                     RYYQQQLGFWITRAEDRVSVSALPDWTPEGFTKPAGQAAGYIERFSWSEKAEPIEFSKT
                     WFDPDRATYVQRLK"
     gene            5923..7077
                     /gene="msuD"
                     /locus_tag="A5_00241"
     CDS             5923..7077
                     /gene="msuD"
                     /locus_tag="A5_00241"
                     /EC_number="1.14.14.5"
                     /inference="ab initio prediction:Prodigal:002006"
                     /inference="similar to AA sequence:UniProtKB:Q9I1C2"
                     /codon_start=1
                     /transl_table=11
                     /product="Methanesulfonate monooxygenase"
                     /db_xref="COG:COG2141"
                     /translation="MTIVPITSPDLDAAEVSWFAALCSDDYQFLGVPDGELRSSWEHCS
                     GIVKEAEAQGFRNILCPSSYQVGQDTLSFVAGCAPITENINLLAAVRCGEMQPIMLART
                     IATLDHMLKGRLTVNIISSDFPGEKADSAFRYQRSREVVEILKQAWTQDEINHAGEVYN
                     FSGLTTDPARPYQTGGPLLYFGGYSPSALDLCGEHCDVYLMWPETKDQLAERMKAVHAV
                     AENYNRTLDYGLRVHMIVRDTEAEAQEYADYIVSKLDDEYGRAIRERALDATSLGVAHQ
                     AKNRDLADEYGYVEPGLWTGVGRARSGCGAALVGSTDQVMSKIEEYQKMGIRAFIFSGY
                     PHMDEAKHFGARVMPNLKTCSLPEAYGRVPATTPATPLGNGVRR"
     gene            7077..7967
                     /gene="ydhF"
                     /locus_tag="A5_00242"
     CDS             7077..7967
                     /gene="ydhF"
                     /locus_tag="A5_00242"
                     /EC_number="1.-.-.-"
                     /inference="ab initio prediction:Prodigal:002006"
                     /inference="similar to AA sequence:UniProtKB:P76187"
                     /codon_start=1
                     /transl_table=11
                     /product="Oxidoreductase YdhF"
                     /db_xref="COG:COG4989"
                     /translation="MQRVKLSDTLEMSRLVYGMWRLGDDSDTSTAHVEAKIQACLDQGI
                     TTFDQADIYGGYAAEAVLGNALRANPSLRQKMEIVTKCDIVAPVGRYAEAKVKYYDTSR
                     AHILKSVETSLSEMAIDHIDLLLIHRPDPLMDHHETGAALDEVVASGKVGAVGVSNFRP
                     WDWSLLQSAMKTQLVTNQIEISLGEISPFTNGDLAFHQQHGHPLMAWSPLGGGLLMAGN
                     PPVGVVADEIAAEFGVDRAAVAVAFLLAHPANILPVLGTNNLDRIKRVSDALKVKLDRE
                     SWYRLYEAALGHEVP"
     gene            7967..8482
                     /gene="ntaB_1"
                     /locus_tag="A5_00243"
     CDS             7967..8482
                     /gene="ntaB_1"
                     /locus_tag="A5_00243"
                     /EC_number="1.5.1.42"
                     /inference="ab initio prediction:Prodigal:002006"
                     /inference="similar to AA sequence:UniProtKB:P54990"
                     /codon_start=1
                     /transl_table=11
                     /product="FMN reductase (NADH) NtaB"
                     /translation="MNAISRDMNHTFVPHKDDTRTLRDAFGRFATGVTVVTCDSEDGPI
                     CITANSFSSLSLDPPLVMWAGDRNSRRFRYFHAARHFSVHVLSAEQAELCFGCSKDAHA
                     LRDIEHDRCVNGTPLLPGSLARFECEQHAYHDAGDHVIVVGKVLKVSMADGDALTFFAG
                     KLGQFAQN"
     gene            8536..9123
                     /locus_tag="A5_00244"
     CDS             8536..9123
                     /locus_tag="A5_00244"
                     /inference="ab initio prediction:Prodigal:002006"
                     /codon_start=1
                     /transl_table=11
                     /product="hypothetical protein"
                     /translation="MGGLASALAPIAFVNETVLRLGRAVGVVAIAFMVIAILIQVFFRY
                     VLGNALPWPDEAARFCMLWMTGLMAPTAFRRGGFVAIDMLQRFLPRVLGLSLNLFLLLI
                     SLAVLLVAVNIGWSEVTGFGGRFATAALYLPTSFGFDEWYRIPRSWMMASLLVGIILLI
                     SVNIELILRSIVTMLGGGHLLPEIPEAAVGAE"
     gene            9124..10413
                     /gene="siaT_2"
                     /locus_tag="A5_00245"
     CDS             9124..10413
                     /gene="siaT_2"
                     /locus_tag="A5_00245"
                     /inference="ab initio prediction:Prodigal:002006"
                     /inference="similar to AA sequence:UniProtKB:P44543"
                     /codon_start=1
                     /transl_table=11
                     /product="Sialic acid TRAP transporter permease protein
                     SiaT"
                     /db_xref="COG:COG1593"
                     /translation="MLIWFLPTFLIFLLIGLPVFFALLAAPGILLWLSGQTNDITLLYR
                     NVYNGMDSFPLMAIPFFMLAGELMNRGGITIRLVEFSQALMGHLRGGLAHVNVLSSILF
                     AGLSGSAVADTSALGSMLIPAMEKQGYTRKFAAAITAASSVIGPIIPPSGIMIIYAYVM
                     GESVAALFLAGIVPGVMVGVGLMLMIKLMADRYDFPVASRKYTWPERRQASLKAFFPLM
                     TPVIILGGILGGIFTPTEAAAVAVGYAFIIGFFVLRTLTWKEVPEVLSNAGMTSAVVLL
                     LVGAAMAFKTVVSLSHAPEQLASLILSLSENPLILLFLINLLLFIVGMFLDAGPAIIIL
                     GPILGPIFTSLGVDPIHFAIIMSVNLTVGLATPPMGLVLFVAAAVSRERVETIAKAILP
                     FLAVEIIVIFLITYIPALSMTIPRITGFAN"
     gene            10439..11500
                     /locus_tag="A5_00246"
     CDS             10439..11500
                     /locus_tag="A5_00246"
                     /inference="ab initio prediction:Prodigal:002006"
                     /inference="similar to AA sequence:UniProtKB:A1WPV4"
                     /codon_start=1
                     /transl_table=11
                     /product="Solute-binding protein"
                     /db_xref="COG:COG1638"
                     /translation="MLRRFIKTAAVATSLVAASAIAAAAADYTLRATANSNENDEDYDG
                     LVVFKNYVEAASNGAIEVELFIGTQLCSNGAECLQGVADGTIDIYISTSGGASGIFPYV
                     QVLDLPYLMADDRIAEHVLSGDFTRQMRDMALEDSGGAIRLMTIGNTGGWRNFANTQRR
                     VAEPADMEGLKIRTVVADLPQELVKALGASPTPIPWPELFTSFQTGVVEGSKNGITDIM
                     GMKFPDAGLQYVTLDGHAYMGALWWMNNAKFQEMPEDMRRVVVDGFYALQQATFASPKR
                     KSIQAYEDFVAGGGDLYVLTPNQKAAFKEAATPVYDWFQSNVARGDEIFVALTDAVAAA
                     EADVNASRDADLN"
     gene            11576..13285
                     /locus_tag="A5_00247"
     CDS             11576..13285
                     /locus_tag="A5_00247"
                     /inference="ab initio prediction:Prodigal:002006"
                     /codon_start=1
                     /transl_table=11
                     /product="hypothetical protein"
                     /translation="MRLLDLLRRHFLDHFLKADRRIGIAANGAERVPHVGPHQIRRGHA
                     QSQLIVPADTGLRPGMSFHRGAQVPFKRPLIILFDSKAQPVHHTDQLLGFGIAGARGGQ
                     QFLTRGFKLSGLHQIACLFQFSQRWGREKAQGKYKLAHGVAFLLAGAAAAQDLPRPLTD
                     DDFIPFDMEQAAIGHQLFYDPILSGNQNISCAHCHHPDFGTSDGLSLGIGEGGQGLGPD
                     RTPGTGADKIRKRIPRNSPGLWNLGAKDLHTVFHDGRLSISDVYGNGFNSPAQEWLPDG
                     LNSLLAAQALFPLTSQFEMAGNVAENQVTGAVHDRIDKGWPILAKRVRTDPRYGPAMVK
                     AFEDIDTTEDITITQITNALAAFMALEWRSTNSPFDQYLAGDHAALTPEQYDGMTLFYG
                     EAGCANCHSGPLLSDQKFHALSLPPFGPGKTRQWDPYARDVGHMGESNRLEDAYRFRTP
                     MLRNVTETAPYGHNGAFPDLEGIIRHHLNPSQSLAAWTPDLAGLPNVPWLENVDFIVWQ
                     DRFEMERHRQKFDIEPLELTDAQVADLVAFMGALTGTTLDAPLFGVPDGFEP"
     gene            complement(13579..13654)
                     /locus_tag="A5_00248"
     tRNA            complement(13579..13654)
                     /locus_tag="A5_00248"
                     /product="tRNA-Lys"
                     /inference="COORDINATES:profile:Aragorn:001002"
                     /note="tRNA-Lys(ttt)"
     gene            13864..14706
                     /gene="dapF"
                     /locus_tag="A5_00249"
     CDS             13864..14706
                     /gene="dapF"
                     /locus_tag="A5_00249"
                     /EC_number="5.1.1.7"
                     /inference="ab initio prediction:Prodigal:002006"
                     /inference="similar to AA sequence:UniProtKB:B7GY71"
                     /codon_start=1
                     /transl_table=11
                     /product="Diaminopimelate epimerase"
                     /translation="MPAMQQILDTGLAFMKMHGLGNDFVVVDARAHAVPVTPALARGIG
                     HRQYGVGFDQLAVIERGEADAHLVFYNADGSTSAACGNATRCIARFLMNETGKSELTLT
                     TERGTLQARDAGDGLTSVNMGHPQLLWNEIPLAEEMDTLELPIEGGPTATGMGNPHCTF
                     FVDNAEAIPMEEFGARYEYHPLYPERTNVQVAQIVAPDRIRMRVWERGVGITLASGSSS
                     CATAVAASRRGLTGRKVQVDLDGGTIWIDWREDGVWMTGPTAHVFSGTLTPEYLRSLE"
     gene            14703..15959
                     /gene="mtaB"
                     /locus_tag="A5_00250"
     CDS             14703..15959
                     /gene="mtaB"
                     /locus_tag="A5_00250"
                     /EC_number="2.8.4.5"
                     /inference="ab initio prediction:Prodigal:002006"
                     /inference="similar to AA sequence:UniProtKB:P54462"
                     /codon_start=1
                     /transl_table=11
                     /product="Threonylcarbamoyladenosine tRNA
                     methylthiotransferase MtaB"
                     /db_xref="COG:COG0621"
                     /translation="MNPPKFSTLGCRLNAYETEAMKELSQQAGLTDAVIVNTCAVTAEA
                     VRKARQEIRKLRRENPSARLIVTGCAAQTEPQTFAAMDEVDAVIGNTEKMKPDTWKGMA
                     ADFIGQTEAVQVDDIMSVTETAGHLIDGFGTRSRAYVQVQNGCDHRCTFCIIPYGRGNS
                     RSVPAGVVVDQIKRLVDRGYNEVVLTGVDLTSWGADLPAQPKLGDLVMRILKLVPDLSR
                     LRISSIDSIEVDENLMHAIATEPRLMPHLHLSLQHGDDLILKRMKRRHLREDAIRFTED
                     AIKLRPDMTFGADIIAGFPTESETHFENSLKLVTECNLTWLHVFPYSKREGTPAARIPQ
                     QINGNVIKQRAARLRAAGDAQVIKHLTAQIGKTHNILMENPTMGRTEQFTEVTFGNAQP
                     EGEIVIATIRGHSKAQLQV"
     gene            complement(16103..16888)
                     /gene="petC"
                     /locus_tag="A5_00251"
     CDS             complement(16103..16888)
                     /gene="petC"
                     /locus_tag="A5_00251"
                     /inference="ab initio prediction:Prodigal:002006"
                     /inference="similar to AA sequence:UniProtKB:P13627"
                     /codon_start=1
                     /transl_table=11
                     /product="Cytochrome c1"
                     /db_xref="COG:COG2857"
                     /translation="MFKKLAIGAAFALALAPASTFAAGGGEQHIEDFHFSFEGPFGTWD
                     QNQLQRGLQIYTEVCAACHGLQYVPLRTLEDLGYSEEQVITYAADNFEVFDPELDDFRP
                     AIPTDHFPANTGVGAPDLSLMAKARAGFHGPYGLGINQLVKGMGGAEYIASLLDGYTGE
                     EKEEAGTILYENKAFPGGWISMAPPLSEDQVEFADGHPATVEAMSEDVSAFLMWTAEPK
                     MMERKNAGFVGVLFLTVLSVLLYLVNKRLWAPIKGKRLD"
     gene            complement(16906..18237)
                     /gene="petB"
                     /locus_tag="A5_00252"
     CDS             complement(16906..18237)
                     /gene="petB"
                     /locus_tag="A5_00252"
                     /inference="ab initio prediction:Prodigal:002006"
                     /inference="similar to AA sequence:UniProtKB:P05418"
                     /codon_start=1
                     /transl_table=11
                     /product="Cytochrome b"
                     /db_xref="COG:COG1290"
                     /translation="MSGIPHDHYEPKTNGEKWLNSRLPIVGLLYDTLMIPTPKNLNWWW
                     IWGIVLAFCLALQIVTGIVLVMHYTPHVDLAFASIEHIMRNVNGGYMLRYLHMNGASLF
                     FVAVYIHIFRGLFYGSYKAPREITWIIGMLIYLMMMGTAFMGYVLPWGQMSFWGATVIT
                     GLFGAIPFVGEAIQTWLLGGPAVDNATLNRFFSLHYLLPFVIAALVIVHIWAFHTTGNN
                     NPTGVEVRRGSKAEAEKDTLPFWPYFVIKDLFALAVILVVFWAIVGYMPNYLGHPDNYI
                     EANPLVTPAHIVPEWYFLPFYAILRAFTGEVWVVQFASFITGGIIDAKFFGVLAMFGAI
                     LAMALAPWLDTSTVRSGKYRPMFKWWFYLLVIDFFALMWLGAMPAEEPYATFSLIASAY
                     WFAYFFVILPILGVIEKPEAQPETIEEDFNAHYGKADAEATPAE"
     gene            complement(18252..18836)
                     /gene="petA"
                     /locus_tag="A5_00253"
     CDS             complement(18252..18836)
                     /gene="petA"
                     /locus_tag="A5_00253"
                     /EC_number="7.1.1.8"
                     /inference="ab initio prediction:Prodigal:002006"
                     /inference="similar to AA sequence:UniProtKB:P0CY48"
                     /codon_start=1
                     /transl_table=11
                     /product="Ubiquinol-cytochrome c reductase iron-sulfur
                     subunit"
                     /db_xref="COG:COG0723"
                     /translation="MSQAEDHEGTRRDFLYYVAGGAGVVATGAAVWPLVNQMNPSADVQ
                     ALSSIRQDVSGVEPGTQLTVKWLGKPVFIRHRTGAEIQEAQEQDAEGVDALPDPLARNF
                     NLNPDAPATDANRVMPSPEGEAPGAWIVQMGVCTHLGCVPLGDAGDFGGWFCPCHGSHY
                     DLAGRIRKGPAPENLPIPPVEWVDATTIKLG"
     gene            19322..19768
                     /locus_tag="A5_00254"
     CDS             19322..19768
                     /locus_tag="A5_00254"
                     /inference="ab initio prediction:Prodigal:002006"
                     /inference="similar to AA sequence:UniProtKB:P07625"
                     /codon_start=1
                     /transl_table=11
                     /product="Cytochrome c-551"
                     /db_xref="COG:COG3474"
                     /translation="MLKIAATVVFVSFLTSVQAIAAGDPAKGEQLYNRCSSCHAIIKNG
                     EVLVKGGITGPNLFGVVGRTAGTENDYLYGSERLPIGMFTDDMIRAGQEGLVWTEENIA
                     AYSRDPIGFIKEYLDDDTARPNMSVKLKKGADDIAAYLATFSAQ"
     gene            complement(19791..20405)
                     /gene="paiB"
                     /locus_tag="A5_00255"
     CDS             complement(19791..20405)
                     /gene="paiB"
                     /locus_tag="A5_00255"
                     /inference="ab initio prediction:Prodigal:002006"
                     /inference="similar to AA sequence:UniProtKB:P21341"
                     /codon_start=1
                     /transl_table=11
                     /product="Protease synthase and sporulation protein PAI 2"
                     /db_xref="COG:COG2808"
                     /translation="MHPNPTFRAETRERHIEFARDRAFGVLAVSTSDAPLLSHVPFLLN
                     EDASSADLHLVRSNPIVRALKQPQPAKIAVLGPDGYISPDWYEVDDQVPTWNYVAVHLT
                     GVLEMRPTDELRNLLDRQAADFENRLLPKPPWLASKMTPDALDRMMRMIVPCRLMISDV
                     DGTWKLNQNKPDEARHRAADHVHSAGLGSEVARLASLMRKA"
     gene            20680..21120
                     /gene="ribH2"
                     /locus_tag="A5_00256"
     CDS             20680..21120
                     /gene="ribH2"
                     /locus_tag="A5_00256"
                     /EC_number="2.5.1.78"
                     /inference="ab initio prediction:Prodigal:002006"
                     /inference="similar to AA sequence:UniProtKB:Q2YKV1"
                     /codon_start=1
                     /transl_table=11
                     /product="6,7-dimethyl-8-ribityllumazine synthase 2"
                     /translation="MTHTRYAFVKANWHSDIVDRALDGFLELISADQVDVFDVPGAFEM
                     PLLARDLAQTGRYAAVACAAFVVDGGIYRHDFVAQAVVDGLMRAGLDSGVPVLSVSLTP
                     HQYQETDHHNAIYRAHFIEKGREAAHAALKINATRAMVAQAA"
     gene            21232..22332
                     /gene="aroC"
                     /locus_tag="A5_00257"
     CDS             21232..22332
                     /gene="aroC"
                     /locus_tag="A5_00257"
                     /EC_number="4.2.3.5"
                     /inference="ab initio prediction:Prodigal:002006"
                     /inference="similar to AA sequence:UniProtKB:P12008"
                     /codon_start=1
                     /transl_table=11
                     /product="Chorismate synthase"
                     /db_xref="COG:COG0082"
                     /translation="MSMNSFGHLFRVTTWGESHGPALGATVDGCPPGVEINEAMIQHWL
                     DKRKPGQNKFTTQRREPDQVKILSGVFEGQTTGTPVQLIIENTDQRSKDYGDIMDKFRP
                     GHADITYWQKYGIRDYRGGGRSSARETASRVAAGGLAREAIKQIAPNVQITGYMTQIGP
                     HKIDRANFDWSQIEQNPFWTPDAKAAEDWAAYLDDLRKSGNSVGAVVEVVARGVPAGLG
                     APVYAKLDTDLAAAMMSINAVKGVEIGEGMAAAELTGEANADEIFMGQDGPQYSSNHAG
                     GILGGISTGQDLVVRFAVKPTSSILTTRKTITKSGEETEIITKGRHDPCVGIRAVPVGE
                     AMMACVILDHLLLHRGQIGENRGQIG"
     gene            22370..22978
                     /gene="yedJ"
                     /locus_tag="A5_00258"
     CDS             22370..22978
                     /gene="yedJ"
                     /locus_tag="A5_00258"
                     /inference="ab initio prediction:Prodigal:002006"
                     /inference="similar to AA sequence:UniProtKB:P46144"
                     /codon_start=1
                     /transl_table=11
                     /product="putative protein YedJ"
                     /db_xref="COG:COG1418"
                     /translation="MQTDPAHDLAHLDRVWVNAQAIADDETNPRVLLAACYLHDLINLS
                     KDDPDRHLASMRSAAESEPILEEFGYSTTEIGAVQHAIAAHSFSANIQPETPEARILRD
                     ADRLDALGAIGIARNFSVSGALGRTLYDPSDPFAENRLPNDLIFSIDHWQIKLLRLPND
                     MLTEKGRAIAQDRAARMIRFLKDLSEEIGAQLPLDWSNL"
     gene            23033..23968
                     /gene="cntI_1"
                     /locus_tag="A5_00259"
     CDS             23033..23968
                     /gene="cntI_1"
                     /locus_tag="A5_00259"
                     /inference="ab initio prediction:Prodigal:002006"
                     /inference="similar to AA sequence:UniProtKB:Q9HUX6"
                     /codon_start=1
                     /transl_table=11
                     /product="Pseudopaline exporter CntI"
                     /translation="MAKSLTSHRPALAVALKLSALVLFTTMSALVKALSDDFPPGEMVF
                     FRSLFAIPVIIAWLVWRGELVHGFVVKKPMGHFWRGVLGTSAMGLTFTGLSLLPLPEVT
                     AIGYATPIFTLILAAIMLGERIRMIRIGAVALGLVGVLIMIWPRLGSGTAETAATIGAL
                     CVLAATVARAFVQIHIRQLVQVDHPAAIVFYFSLTATLLSGLTVFWGWVIPTWEQAALL
                     VTIGLIGGVAQILVTSSYKFGQASMLAPYDYTTMLFAIVIGYFWFDELPTLVMLGGAAL
                     VIAGNVVVILRERQLGLDRTKARSATDPKA"
     gene            24027..24626
                     /gene="cobO"
                     /locus_tag="A5_00260"
     CDS             24027..24626
                     /gene="cobO"
                     /locus_tag="A5_00260"
                     /EC_number="2.5.1.17"
                     /inference="ab initio prediction:Prodigal:002006"
                     /inference="similar to AA sequence:UniProtKB:P29930"
                     /codon_start=1
                     /transl_table=11
                     /product="Corrinoid adenosyltransferase"
                     /translation="MSDAQNHKEKMQEVQAKHRKKVSEAVDPGRGLVLINTGKGKGKSS
                     AAFGVVIRALGWGQKVAVVQFIKGKWKTGERRFFEERDLVTWHTMGEGFTWDTQDRERD
                     IAAATSAFNKACDLMKSGDYDLVVLDEINIALRYEYLSVDTVIEGLQTRSDKTSVFLTG
                     RDAPQALRDYADLVTEMTEEKHPFQAGIKAQRGVDF"
     gene            complement(24623..24832)
                     /locus_tag="A5_00261"
     CDS             complement(24623..24832)
                     /locus_tag="A5_00261"
                     /inference="ab initio prediction:Prodigal:002006"
                     /codon_start=1
                     /transl_table=11
                     /product="hypothetical protein"
                     /translation="MRDRFEELMADPCCASCDCDALTSEVAAYLDHKTCNAERCRALEE
                     RSAATMYAVRRDSMRALNEGGARA"
     gene            complement(25101..25466)
                     /locus_tag="A5_00262"
     CDS             complement(25101..25466)
                     /locus_tag="A5_00262"
                     /inference="ab initio prediction:Prodigal:002006"
                     /codon_start=1
                     /transl_table=11
                     /product="hypothetical protein"
                     /translation="MSLRFVTRSVHAYLDYPVAIALMVLPFVLGLGQSNPLALWLSVVT
                     GIAAFVLTVLTDHHLGIWRVLPYKFHLAVDLLVGVTFLFAPSLFGFSGLDALFYWVNGA
                     AVVVVISLSAPEQSAIV"
     gene            complement(25578..26528)
                     /locus_tag="A5_00263"
     CDS             complement(25578..26528)
                     /locus_tag="A5_00263"
                     /inference="ab initio prediction:Prodigal:002006"
                     /inference="similar to AA sequence:ISfinder:IS4811"
                     /codon_start=1
                     /transl_table=11
                     /product="IS5 family transposase IS4811"
                     /db_xref="COG:COG3039"
                     /translation="MLDLLSDILTRLSLRGTFYFRTSFTPPFGIQVPGFENVARFHFVQ
                     RGELKVHLPTTGETLRLRQGDLILIPHGAPHALLCNEVKPYDALPLERVLELSGYKGDG
                     VLVYGGEEDERDTQLICGHFSFTGPAGRNGTGHMLIDRLPPFILIENYGEEAGAWIEAT
                     LRMIGSEVSGARIGGDLIALKLSEVLFAQAIRAYLEHQSPHDAALAGFADPRISRALTA
                     FHQSPAQEWSVAMLAREAAMSRTAFAQLFSQKMGTTPMQYLTDWRMQIACHGLTENRWN
                     VADAAAEVGYASEAAFSRVFKKQVGLSPAAYRAMH"
     gene            complement(26645..27511)
                     /gene="ilvE_1"
                     /locus_tag="A5_00264"
     CDS             complement(26645..27511)
                     /gene="ilvE_1"
                     /locus_tag="A5_00264"
                     /EC_number="2.6.1.42"
                     /inference="ab initio prediction:Prodigal:002006"
                     /inference="similar to AA sequence:UniProtKB:O86428"
                     /codon_start=1
                     /transl_table=11
                     /product="Branched-chain-amino-acid aminotransferase"
                     /db_xref="COG:COG0115"
                     /translation="MAGYDDRDGVIWMDGELVPWREANVHILSHAMHYASSVFEGERAY
                     NGKIFKSREHSERLIASAEALDMPMPYSVDEIEAAKEEALKASGLQDAYIRALVWRGSG
                     EDMGVASAKNPVRMAIAVWPWGAYYGDAKMQGAKLDIAEWKRPSPETIPVHAKAAGLYM
                     ICTISKHKAEAKGCSDALFMDYNGNVAEATGANVFFVKDGEVHTPLADCFLNGITRQTV
                     IQMLKDKGITVHERRIRPEEMADFEQCWLTGTAAEVTPVGQIGDYTFEVGDLTREIAED
                     YEKLVRA"
     gene            27670..28182
                     /locus_tag="A5_00265"
     CDS             27670..28182
                     /locus_tag="A5_00265"
                     /inference="ab initio prediction:Prodigal:002006"
                     /codon_start=1
                     /transl_table=11
                     /product="hypothetical protein"
                     /translation="MTDIRPAPVFGGESLLFLTDEQLRQGIEAMFFAYRGFTADPDRIL
                     TELAYGRAHHRAIHFINRAPGTTVNNLLAILGVTKQSLNRVLRSLIEDGLVESRVGTVD
                     KRERHLFLTDKGKALEAKLSDAQRARMRAAYKDAGPEAVAGFRKVLEAMMDADMRRAYT
                     KLRDTTS"
     gene            28179..28880
                     /gene="ompR_1"
                     /locus_tag="A5_00266"
     CDS             28179..28880
                     /gene="ompR_1"
                     /locus_tag="A5_00266"
                     /inference="ab initio prediction:Prodigal:002006"
                     /inference="similar to AA sequence:UniProtKB:P0AA16"
                     /codon_start=1
                     /transl_table=11
                     /product="Transcriptional regulatory protein OmpR"
                     /translation="MSEMDAHLLIVDDDERIRDLLKKFLMRSGFLVTAARDAAHARRVL
                     SGLDFDLIVLDVMMPGEDGVSLTRSLRDTHSTPILLLTAKGETEHRIAGLEAGADDYLA
                     KPFEPKELLLRINAILRRMPETSAQDTAAKILHLGPIRYDIERGEMWQGEDPVRLTATE
                     SQLMKIFSAQPGEPISRAKLVEDLGRDKGQAQERAVDVQITRLRRKLEQDPKQPRYLQT
                     VRGAGYMLAPD"
     gene            28950..29876
                     /gene="hdaH"
                     /locus_tag="A5_00267"
     CDS             28950..29876
                     /gene="hdaH"
                     /locus_tag="A5_00267"
                     /EC_number="3.5.1.-"
                     /inference="ab initio prediction:Prodigal:002006"
                     /inference="similar to AA sequence:UniProtKB:Q70I53"
                     /codon_start=1
                     /transl_table=11
                     /product="Histone deacetylase-like amidohydrolase"
                     /translation="MKTALLTHADCLHHVTPEGHPERVARLEHILHALEGLDLQRVTAP
                     LAADDDLLRVHPQNHISDILDHRPPDGFKQIDGDTFMSPGSVDAAYRAAGAVVRAVDLV
                     LTGEAPNAFCAIRPPGHHAETETAMGFCLFGNAALAAKHALDHHGLNRVAVVDFDVHHG
                     NGTQDLLWDEKRALVITSQQMPLWPGSGRPDETGAYETVLNIPLAPGTGGAEMRGAYEA
                     QAFPRLRAFRPELIIISAGFDAHQDDPLANLNWSTGDFAWITAELCKIADEVCDGRIVS
                     TLEGGYDLNALAEATRAHVEELIKAAR"
     gene            29873..30115
                     /gene="xseB"
                     /locus_tag="A5_00268"
     CDS             29873..30115
                     /gene="xseB"
                     /locus_tag="A5_00268"
                     /EC_number="3.1.11.6"
                     /inference="ab initio prediction:Prodigal:002006"
                     /inference="protein motif:HAMAP:MF_00337"
                     /codon_start=1
                     /transl_table=11
                     /product="Exodeoxyribonuclease 7 small subunit"
                     /translation="MTDTPVEQMTFEQAMKELEAVVGQLERGDVALDQSIALYERGAAL
                     KKRCEDELKRAEEKVAAITLDADGQPTGTTPVEGQ"
     gene            30116..30982
                     /locus_tag="A5_00269"
     CDS             30116..30982
                     /locus_tag="A5_00269"
                     /inference="ab initio prediction:Prodigal:002006"
                     /codon_start=1
                     /transl_table=11
                     /product="hypothetical protein"
                     /translation="MFREKLAQDAALIQSHFDLVLSALDDLDVTRAMAYATVGGKRLRG
                     FLVLESARLLGVDTARAIWPATGIEALHAYSLVHDDLPCMDDDDLRRGRPTVHVKWDEG
                     TAVLAGDALQTLAFELCARPEVGNAEIRAELALTLAKASGAQGMVLGQALDIAAETAAE
                     PLTLDEITHLQAGKTGALIEWSACAGARLAQADPTPLRQYAQALGLAFQIADDILDVEG
                     DAEKAGKRLQKDAEAGKATFVSLLGLDAARSRAIELVDQACAALDEHGPAAETLKQAAR
                     FVIARDS"
     gene            30997..32925
                     /gene="dxs_2"
                     /locus_tag="A5_00270"
     CDS             30997..32925
                     /gene="dxs_2"
                     /locus_tag="A5_00270"
                     /EC_number="2.2.1.7"
                     /inference="ab initio prediction:Prodigal:002006"
                     /inference="similar to AA sequence:UniProtKB:Q9KGU7"
                     /codon_start=1
                     /transl_table=11
                     /product="1-deoxy-D-xylulose-5-phosphate synthase"
                     /db_xref="COG:COG1154"
                     /translation="MSDRPNTPLLDLVSRPADLKQFSDAQLHQVAHELRAETISAVSVT
                     GGHLGAGLGVVELTTALHAVFDTPRDKIIWDVGHQCYPHKILTERRDRIRTLRTKDGLS
                     GFTKRSESAYDPFGAAHSSTSISAALGFAVARDLGGVTPEGLGDAIAVIGDGSMSAGMA
                     FEAMNNAGHLKKRLIVILNDNEMSIAPPVGALSNYLSRIYAEEPFHDLKAAAKGAVSLL
                     PEPFREGAKRAKDMLKGMAMGGTLFEELGFSYLGPIDGHDLDQLLPVLRAVKAKASGPI
                     LIHVLTKKGKGYAPAEQARDKGHATAKFDVVTGEQKKAPSNAPSYTSVFGKTLVDEAAR
                     DDKIVAVTAAMPDGTGLNLFAERYPSRCFDVAIAEQHGVTFSAALAAGGMKPFCAMYST
                     FLQRGYDQVVHDVAIQRLPVRFAIDRAGLVGADGATHAGSFDIAYMANLPGMVVMAAAD
                     EAELMHMVATAVAHDDGPIAFRYPRGEGAGVDLPERGEVLEIGKGRLIQKGARVALLSF
                     GTRLAEVQKAAEALSARGIKPTIADARFAKPLDRDLILDLAANHEALISIEEGAIGGFG
                     SHVAQLLADEGVFDEGLKYRSMVLPDIFIDQASPADMYAVAGMNAEQIEAKVLSVLGVA
                     TIGEKRA"
     gene            33066..33575
                     /gene="napF"
                     /locus_tag="A5_00271"
     CDS             33066..33575
                     /gene="napF"
                     /locus_tag="A5_00271"
                     /inference="ab initio prediction:Prodigal:002006"
                     /inference="similar to AA sequence:UniProtKB:P0AAL0"
                     /codon_start=1
                     /transl_table=11
                     /product="Ferredoxin-type protein NapF"
                     /db_xref="COG:COG1145"
                     /translation="MNKLASRRAFLKGKVLREDTSAIHPPGAVTEFLELCTQCDECREA
                     CPKDIIRFDAQGWPVVQLDAGPCTFCGDCANACPTGALNPEHVADWPWRAAVSASCLSM
                     NGVSCRVCQDVCDHNAIRFRLQTGGRAEPQLDTDICTGCGACASACPAGSVSFERHTPP
                     TQEVAL"
     gene            33572..33844
                     /gene="napD"
                     /locus_tag="A5_00272"
     CDS             33572..33844
                     /gene="napD"
                     /locus_tag="A5_00272"
                     /inference="ab initio prediction:Prodigal:002006"
                     /inference="protein motif:HAMAP:MF_02200"
                     /codon_start=1
                     /transl_table=11
                     /product="Chaperone NapD"
                     /translation="MNICGCLVHVAPETTQSAQAAIASTNGAEVHAASEDGRIVVVVED
                     TPEKMASETIMDLHQIPGVISLTLTYHHFEDLAETRPHLNASRQI"
     gene            33862..36354
                     /gene="napA_1"
                     /locus_tag="A5_00273"
     CDS             33862..36354
                     /gene="napA_1"
                     /locus_tag="A5_00273"
                     /EC_number="1.9.6.1"
                     /inference="ab initio prediction:Prodigal:002006"
                     /inference="similar to AA sequence:UniProtKB:P33937"
                     /codon_start=1
                     /transl_table=11
                     /product="Periplasmic nitrate reductase"
                     /db_xref="COG:COG0243"
                     /translation="MTISESRRTFLKSTAAAATASAAGLPLATGQASAQVGNPDIRWDK
                     AACRFCGTGCSVLVGTKDGRVVATQGDPDAPVNRGLNCIKGYFLSKIMYGKDRLTTPML
                     RKTNGEYDKNGEFEPVSWDEAFDVMAAKWKEALAKKGPTSVGMFGSGQWTVWEGYAAAK
                     MMKAGFRSNNIDPNARHCMASAVVGFMRTFGIDEPMGCYDDFEHADTFVLWGSNMAEMH
                     PILWSRLTDTRLTKPGSEVHVLSTYEHRSFELADNGMVFAPQTDLAILNYIANYIIQNG
                     AVNEEFVNKHVNITKTATDIGYGLRDNNPLQEEAENPNSGKMEPISFEEYAEAVSEYTL
                     EYTSELSGVPAAQLERLAQQYADPNRKVMSLWTMGFNQHTRGSWVNSLMYNVHLLVGKI
                     SEPGNSPFSLTGQPSACGTAREVGTFAHRLPADMVVANDKHREICETAWKIPAGTIPPK
                     PGFHAVLQHRKLKDGDLNAYWVQCTNNMQAAPNINEEGYPGYRNPENFIAVSDPYPTVT
                     ALSADLILPTAMWVEKEGAYGNAERRTQFWRQQVKAPGEAKSDLWQLMEFSKRFTVEEV
                     WGEELLATMPEHRGKTMYDVLFANGTIDKFPLSETAEGFDNDESEHFGYYVQKGLFEEY
                     AEFGRGHAHDLAPFETYHQARGLRWPVVDGKETLYRFREGYDPYVPEGEDVKFYGHKDG
                     KAKIIFAPYEPAPEVPDEEFNLWLCTGRVLEHWHSGSMTRRVPELHRSYPAAVVYMHPD
                     DARERGLRRGQEIVLSTRRGEVNSRVETRGRNKVPRGLVFMPWFDEGQLTNKLTLDATC
                     PLSKETDFKKCACKVERA"
     gene            36382..37200
                     /gene="napG"
                     /locus_tag="A5_00274"
     CDS             36382..37200
                     /gene="napG"
                     /locus_tag="A5_00274"
                     /inference="ab initio prediction:Prodigal:002006"
                     /inference="similar to AA sequence:UniProtKB:P0AAL3"
                     /codon_start=1
                     /transl_table=11
                     /product="Ferredoxin-type protein NapG"
                     /db_xref="COG:COG1145"
                     /translation="MSRVGTPLSPQRRRFLQDSARAAGGCVAAGSLLAWLARDARALPA
                     EALRPPGALPEKDFLSACIRCGLCVRDCPYDTLKLAELGVDAVATGTPYFTARDVPCEM
                     CDDIPCVAACPTGALDPGLDNIDDAKMGVAVLVDQENCLNFHGLRCDVCYRVCPVIDEA
                     ITLETEHNARSGSHAIFIPTVHADHCTGCGVCEKSCVLPEAAIKVLPARLARGSSADHY
                     RKGWEEKEAKGAPVVEGIIDLPDRLPGPGTDNLVAPGRFEPSFKLPEVTQ"
     gene            37197..38108
                     /gene="napH"
                     /locus_tag="A5_00275"
     CDS             37197..38108
                     /gene="napH"
                     /locus_tag="A5_00275"
                     /inference="ab initio prediction:Prodigal:002006"
                     /inference="similar to AA sequence:UniProtKB:P33934"
                     /codon_start=1
                     /transl_table=11
                     /product="Ferredoxin-type protein NapH"
                     /db_xref="COG:COG0348"
                     /translation="MTVRTNMPLGHEAIAAKGWLSAHKYLLLRRASQVFFLVLFLLGPW
                     FGIWIVQGTLAGSLTLGVLPLTDPFVLLQSLIAGHWPELTAAIGAVIVLATYALVGGRV
                     YCSWVCPINPVTDSAHWLHRNLGLQKGWQPKRVTRLWIMATVLIVSGLTGAIAWELVNP
                     ITMLHRGLVFGMGFVWAMVAAIFLFDLLVSRHGWCGHVCPVGAFYGLIGTKAMLRVSAA
                     NRSACDDCMDCYAVCPENHVISPALKGKDTPLILSPDCTNCGRCIDICAEDVFKFTHRF
                     DALTVAPPEPTAAPQPRASRPF"
     gene            38121..38555
                     /gene="napB"
                     /locus_tag="A5_00276"
     CDS             38121..38555
                     /gene="napB"
                     /locus_tag="A5_00276"
                     /inference="ab initio prediction:Prodigal:002006"
                     /inference="similar to AA sequence:UniProtKB:P0ABL3"
                     /codon_start=1
                     /transl_table=11
                     /product="Periplasmic nitrate reductase, electron transfer
                     subunit"
                     /db_xref="COG:COG3043"
                     /translation="MKKSILVGLALIPPLLLGGLALAQSAGVNSLRGVEVDEPAIVDQV
                     HRTVEGRMQRNYRQQPPLIPHSIEQYQIDLRTNQCLSCHDWTKAGERNAPTLSMTHYLD
                     REGRELDQIAGTRYFCNQCHVPQADALPLVDNTFEPSSGN"
     gene            38582..39286
                     /gene="napC"
                     /locus_tag="A5_00277"
     CDS             38582..39286
                     /gene="napC"
                     /locus_tag="A5_00277"
                     /inference="ab initio prediction:Prodigal:002006"
                     /inference="similar to AA sequence:UniProtKB:P0ABL5"
                     /codon_start=1
                     /transl_table=11
                     /product="Cytochrome c-type protein NapC"
                     /db_xref="COG:COG3005"
                     /translation="MSDSQEKQGLIRRLWTWFWSPIAVLSVGFTLLAGFLAGILFWGGF
                     HWALELTNTEEFCVSCHTMETNLGEYRETVHYNNDSGVRAICSDCHVPDEWNHKIKAKI
                     MAVKDVYHELAGTISTPEKYEDHRLAMASAVWKKMKESDSRECRNCHNFDYMDFTLQET
                     RAASEHQRALDTGMTCIDCHQGIAHSLPPNYLETYEKIAKEVDGEVLQEHAAASGDDIR
                     AFLNKSSEQGGD"
     gene            39288..39545
                     /locus_tag="A5_00278"
     CDS             39288..39545
                     /locus_tag="A5_00278"
                     /inference="ab initio prediction:Prodigal:002006"
                     /codon_start=1
                     /transl_table=11
                     /product="hypothetical protein"
                     /translation="MLEILGTIGGNVLGLPGILGLALGMMTRQYWLGALMGGLVGLIAP
                     LLFAGWQISHVGTIALLIAIIVGLCAGSLGTAIRRKGATV"
     gene            complement(39579..40370)
                     /locus_tag="A5_00279"
     CDS             complement(39579..40370)
                     /locus_tag="A5_00279"
                     /inference="ab initio prediction:Prodigal:002006"
                     /codon_start=1
                     /transl_table=11
                     /product="hypothetical protein"
                     /translation="MVHNCRLWHSVEQGWTDRAHAPAGNNGGILLSHEAQKAIARQSLL
                     LRSLPEQHVETLLSHAIWRQYDRGETIFLQEEKAQAIHVVLEGWVKLFRMTPTGAEAVV
                     SVFKRGDSFGEAVALRNVPYPVSAEAVSACDVMHIPSPILISLMREDPEIGISILAATF
                     THLHSLVAQLEQLKAQTGAQRVAEFLLNLCDSDKGGCEVLLPYDKMLIAGRLGMKPESL
                     SRAFSRLKAVGVKINRNHAEISDIALLRDYAESDPAENWGR"
     gene            40466..41689
                     /gene="hemA_1"
                     /locus_tag="A5_00280"
     CDS             40466..41689
                     /gene="hemA_1"
                     /locus_tag="A5_00280"
                     /EC_number="2.3.1.37"
                     /inference="ab initio prediction:Prodigal:002006"
                     /inference="similar to AA sequence:UniProtKB:P18079"
                     /codon_start=1
                     /transl_table=11
                     /product="5-aminolevulinate synthase"
                     /db_xref="COG:COG0156"
                     /translation="MDYERYFSQSLSDLRDEGNYRVFIDLQRRCGSFPNARQTDGSVQR
                     NVRIWCSNDYLGMGQHPSVIDAMHDALDRCGAGAGGTRNISGTTHDHVLLEAELADLHG
                     KEAALLFTSGYVSNWAALGTLAAKIPGLIVFSDALNHASMIEGIRHSRAQKVIWKHNDL
                     DDLETKLAAADPDAPKMIAFESVYSMDGDIAPIKEICDLADKYGAMTYLDEVHAVGLYG
                     PRGGGIAERAGLMDRLTVIEGTLGKAFGVVGGYIAASAALCDFVRSFASGFIFTTALPP
                     SIAAGAAASIRHLKQSNAERDLQKARVAKVRARLDAEGIPHIPNPSHIIPVMVGDPVKC
                     KFISDTLLEEFGIYIQPINYPTVPKGTERLRITPSPVHTDEDIDHLVGALSALWQRCQI
                     ARMPMAAQ"
     gene            complement(41749..42036)
                     /locus_tag="A5_00281"
     CDS             complement(41749..42036)
                     /locus_tag="A5_00281"
                     /inference="ab initio prediction:Prodigal:002006"
                     /codon_start=1
                     /transl_table=11
                     /product="hypothetical protein"
                     /translation="MPAASSFPKYSRRRLPNTLTRAWLSLLALSVASALLTVLPIPPAV
                     LAGCILVLALAKCRVILACYLDLANSPAWLRGFTMVLTGFVIIIFALYLI"
     gene            complement(42042..42590)
                     /gene="ctaE_1"
                     /locus_tag="A5_00282"
     CDS             complement(42042..42590)
                     /gene="ctaE_1"
                     /locus_tag="A5_00282"
                     /EC_number="1.9.3.1"
                     /inference="ab initio prediction:Prodigal:002006"
                     /inference="similar to AA sequence:UniProtKB:Q9AEL8"
                     /codon_start=1
                     /transl_table=11
                     /product="Cytochrome c oxidase subunit 3"
                     /db_xref="COG:COG1845"
                     /translation="MSDASLIDELPGELLMWVLIISELLVFGAGLIAFMGVRLTDPTGF
                     AEAQSHLYRTGAALNTVVLVTSGYLAAQALKWRKIARRGVARMALITAAALGVVFLIIK
                     GAEYAGKAAQGITYETHPFFLFYYLLTGFHAAHVLAGVGILLLVAWRDDPRNIEAGAQF
                     WHMVDLVWILLFPVIYLLG"
     gene            complement(42587..44509)
                     /locus_tag="A5_00283"
     CDS             complement(42587..44509)
                     /locus_tag="A5_00283"
                     /inference="ab initio prediction:Prodigal:002006"
                     /codon_start=1
                     /transl_table=11
                     /product="hypothetical protein"
                     /translation="MVRIDFEPWEPEETIGKLWHTLASRLDAPEVHDGAAVDLSEVAGR
                     LAVLFRGLGGSPGVELRPVSPEISRHRLGWRRRLATEAELMPRASFDGEVLRLPDRLAV
                     FPAREANGALYVWLAAAAAHAGTRIDEDDPLRADLHALVAARQMVEAALHNAPGLRPLY
                     AELCKGVLYQRDISGLPPVEAAVEELVRHMLGDPAPLSPKAEHLLALDDDLTAPRGYQH
                     FRPVPLWPELRPVGFSEHNKVENPETEGPPEESGEKTHRARRRKSDQANRSDSFILHKF
                     EAILSWAEFLNINRRIDDDDPDNAKKAADDQEEIGLGQISKAPPTKLKLHLDLAPEDVN
                     RERLSGRVLYPEWDVRIGQYLPDHVNVLTSDAEIREDAAEFGKDPATARRIRAVKRQFE
                     ALRPGRVMTRGHLDGDQLDIEAAVRAQVDRCANGEGTERIWMQSRPEARDLAVSILLDV
                     SRSTESAVTGRAVIDIEREALAALAWGLNACGDDFAIHAFSSLKRQRVYVQRCKRFDEP
                     MGGLVEQRIASLRPGHYTRLGAAIRHCSADLACQSRKRRLLLIITDGKPNDLDHYEGRH
                     GIEDTCMAVREARRAGQSVFGVTIDKTGKSWFPRMFGQGGFAVIPDPHRLIMALPQIYR
                     QLVGA"
     gene            complement(44519..45328)
                     /gene="nirQ"
                     /locus_tag="A5_00284"
     CDS             complement(44519..45328)
                     /gene="nirQ"
                     /locus_tag="A5_00284"
                     /inference="ab initio prediction:Prodigal:002006"
                     /inference="similar to AA sequence:UniProtKB:Q02441"
                     /codon_start=1
                     /transl_table=11
                     /product="Denitrification regulatory protein NirQ"
                     /db_xref="COG:COG0714"
                     /translation="MDGSMKLNEGAANAPFYLAQSDECDVFTAAYNNDLPVLLKGPTGC
                     GKTRFVAHMAAKLGRPLYTVACHDDLAAADLIGRYLLKGGETVWVDGPLTRAVREGAIC
                     YLDEVVEARKDVTVVLHPLTDDRRILPIDRTGEELEAAPGFMLVASYNPGYQNILKTLK
                     PSTRQRFISLEFDFPSPEMEAEVVAQESGLPLERCKPLVRLAGKLRGLKGQDLEEGVST
                     RLVVYAATLIAQGMSTDRAILAAMIEPLTDDEDIKRGLLDLVTAVFG"
     gene            complement(45334..46701)
                     /gene="norB"
                     /locus_tag="A5_00285"
     CDS             complement(45334..46701)
                     /gene="norB"
                     /locus_tag="A5_00285"
                     /EC_number="1.7.2.5"
                     /inference="ab initio prediction:Prodigal:002006"
                     /inference="similar to AA sequence:UniProtKB:P98008"
                     /codon_start=1
                     /transl_table=11
                     /product="Nitric oxide reductase subunit B"
                     /translation="MKYESQKIAYAYFAVAMALFAVQVIGGLLAGFIYVFPNFLSELLP
                     FNIVRMLHTNSLIVWLLLGFFGAAYFLIPEETEREIHSTKLAYLQLIILVVGTLGVVVT
                     YVFNLFEGNWLLGKEGREFLEQPKWVKAGIVVAALMFLYNVSLTVLKGKKTAISSILVL
                     GLWGLALLFLFAFYNPGNLSLDKQYWWYVVHLWVEGVWELIMASILAYLMLKLTGVDRE
                     VVEKWLYVIVAAALFSGILGTGHHYYWIGTPGYWQWIGSIFSSLEVIPFFAMMAFAFVM
                     VWKGRRDHPNKAALLWSLGCATLAFFGAGVWGFLHTLHGVNYYTHGTQITAAHGHLAFY
                     GAYVCLNLAIFSYAMPILKNRDPYNQVLNMGSFWLMTSGMVFMTFVLTFGGTVQTHMQR
                     VVGDYFMDVQDQIAIFYWMRLGSGVVVVLGALLFIYSIWVPRKEVIEPGASETPAE"
     gene            complement(46718..47167)
                     /gene="norC"
                     /locus_tag="A5_00286"
     CDS             complement(46718..47167)
                     /gene="norC"
                     /locus_tag="A5_00286"
                     /inference="ab initio prediction:Prodigal:002006"
                     /inference="similar to AA sequence:UniProtKB:Q52527"
                     /codon_start=1
                     /transl_table=11
                     /product="Nitric oxide reductase subunit C"
                     /db_xref="COG:COG2010"
                     /translation="MREVMTKSMARNIFYGGSLFFILIFLALSAHSHWYIVNSENSAKL
                     DDSVVRGKHVWEKHACINCHTILGEGAYYAPEVGNVMTRWGVLDDPESAFEALKGWMEA
                     QPTGIPGRRQMPNFNLSDEEIRDLTNFLIWTDNIDAQGWPPNEAG"
     gene            47440..48552
                     /locus_tag="A5_00287"
     CDS             47440..48552
                     /locus_tag="A5_00287"
                     /inference="ab initio prediction:Prodigal:002006"
                     /codon_start=1
                     /transl_table=11
                     /product="hypothetical protein"
                     /translation="MANYSYIGYAPGVITVNTIGPDTITLDASYDPATDRRVFNVEDEA
                     GGFIRNGFGPPVPDTGDVFNGDRFNNENGDDDTQIGMVTNLDGSTTFLSGDIYLEESYI
                     LTNPGGGTITVYLVEVEGTNAGYITSEPLDPGVTYSMSVVNVTPSNAPDTTDPGSIVDV
                     PCFSAGTLIATPDGDVAIETLSAGDKVVTLDHGPQPIRWIGARALDRSEFALNPKLRPI
                     RITAGSLGSNLPRRDLLVSPQHRMLIRSSIAVRMFDSEEVLVPAHKLVGIHGITVDETA
                     QGVVYFHILFDRHEIVLAEGAPSESLFTGKQALKGIQPEALAEIVALFPELALPDHQPI
                     AARQIPKRGRQIHTLLQRHIKNDRALLRPS"
     gene            complement(48568..49758)
                     /locus_tag="A5_00288"
     CDS             complement(48568..49758)
                     /locus_tag="A5_00288"
                     /inference="ab initio prediction:Prodigal:002006"
                     /codon_start=1
                     /transl_table=11
                     /product="hypothetical protein"
                     /translation="MSAVIARVLGEGFRIFFLSAGLFGLFAGGAWGFWLMTQTGLVGYE
                     DPTYSMSPPMWHAHEMIFGYATAALGGFFLTAVPNWTGTPEARARFIMLAAGLWLAGRV
                     AMWFSGALPPVLVAVFDLVFVPILAAKIATQLIRRPKPQNMVFLLLLSAIWIANLLTHL
                     EWIGVTSDTLDIGLRAGLLTLCSLIAILGGRITPAFTRNAMKRAGEPESNWPISVGAFD
                     KAAMGLALSLPLSVLVFGIGPVSGAIALMLGVAQILRMARWRARWALRQPILIALHLGL
                     GMLALGLILWGLAVLGFGSEIGALHILGIGCVGGMTLAVMSRAALGHSGRALVASPPMA
                     IAYGLMAAAAVLRWVGSAFDQGYLVAMLASDGLWICAIVLYLVAMWPALTGPRLAA"
     gene            50001..51677
                     /gene="nirS_1"
                     /locus_tag="A5_00289"
     CDS             50001..51677
                     /gene="nirS_1"
                     /locus_tag="A5_00289"
                     /EC_number="1.7.2.1"
                     /inference="ab initio prediction:Prodigal:002006"
                     /inference="similar to AA sequence:UniProtKB:P24040"
                     /codon_start=1
                     /transl_table=11
                     /product="Nitrite reductase"
                     /translation="MSLGISYNRTGRALGVGLAMLLGSVAAPVFAEEPTLSKEAFESSK
                     QLYFERCAGCHGVLRKGATGKSLEPLVETKNDDGTVTESGTLKLGQERLEKIIAWGTEG
                     GMNNFSDVMSEEEIRDMATYIQMEPPQPPEMSLEQMMATRKVYVEPEDYPTEPLHGRNW
                     ENFFVVIERDVGKVAVIDGDTKEVLAHIPTGYAVHVLKASEHHKLEEPENPGRFWYTMG
                     RDGKMTKIDLWQNPENMLVAEVTIGYDARDVAVSGDGKYVIGGAYWPPHFAIVDAETME
                     PKKVVSTRGYNVDGDYVEEARVAAIYTTPNEPTWIVAVKELGQLWQVDYSDLDNLRIDK
                     IDSAKFLHDGFFDPTGRYFQIAANASNKMVVVDTETHKLEAMIDTAPLPHPGPGANWDD
                     PNCGPVAGTTHLGEGTVTVWGNDPEGRPDDAWKVCYEVETDGPGLFIRTHPNSDYIWAD
                     QTKHPEPEIQQSVQVIDKATGEIVKTIQITEEEGNVAVHFEFNQDGSEVWVSKWNRSTS
                     KEPNGEIVIFDAKTLEEIGRVKGLFAPTGKFNVYNRSNHVT"
     gene            51803..53587
                     /locus_tag="A5_00290"
     CDS             51803..53587
                     /locus_tag="A5_00290"
                     /inference="ab initio prediction:Prodigal:002006"
                     /codon_start=1
                     /transl_table=11
                     /product="hypothetical protein"
                     /translation="MTSEPEKKKPIWRRYFLWGMPVAGIAAAFAAGIIFWGGFNTAMEA
                     TNTKEFCVSCHEMRDFVYEEYTGTIHDVNRSGVGAVCSDCHVPKDWTHKIIRKIKASKE
                     LYGKVVGTINTREKFEAKRVHLAMNEWERMKSTDSRECRNCHDFESMMPEFQKPRARQQ
                     HLNAMTVGQTCIDCHKGIAHSDARDRADEEYLEELEAPNPAFIREIPAEYLASLERIEA
                     KEAADAEAEKAARVAQQEAVQAQIAAAVDAAVAEERAKASGEEAAAPAGGGSDVGTNID
                     WAAVPGSDMKLFYPGQASFEWVQNGRSHGGARPLTKGGDKCTTCHAAELDAIGNKIVAG
                     GDLEPTPIPGKRGVIDATVQAAHDDETLYIRLQWPDAGHNPAPFVDGGKMDPDNQIKVA
                     MMITGTGIELGDQVGCWASCHADNSYMPFDPGADAIAANGDVSGRLSTQDTVTKYISES
                     RTEVEIKGRRGKALGGWDKLQAADQIEQYLADGTYLDLMRVYADGSATNGYLLEQRVVN
                     DGEIAASASLDAGMWTVVFTRPLNSGAAGDVPLEAGQTYTVGFAIHDDFAAARFHHVTL
                     DTSLALDDDNAFINVVKQ"
     gene            53642..54043
                     /locus_tag="A5_00291"
     CDS             53642..54043
                     /locus_tag="A5_00291"
                     /inference="ab initio prediction:Prodigal:002006"
                     /codon_start=1
                     /transl_table=11
                     /product="hypothetical protein"
                     /translation="MKPQHLLPALLLLAAPAWAEDTAALCAEAEERYVELFGQPSSAVE
                     DADVVLMYKYTFCPAELTVKPGTTVRWVNVDKRTSHSVLLKDGSEPESDRLFPEETVDL
                     TFLIPGPQDYLCGPHWETQNMIGMITVEP"
     gene            54233..54994
                     /gene="sumT_1"
                     /locus_tag="A5_00292"
     CDS             54233..54994
                     /gene="sumT_1"
                     /locus_tag="A5_00292"
                     /EC_number="2.1.1.107"
                     /inference="ab initio prediction:Prodigal:002006"
                     /inference="similar to AA sequence:UniProtKB:O34744"
                     /codon_start=1
                     /transl_table=11
                     /product="Uroporphyrinogen-III C-methyltransferase"
                     /db_xref="COG:COG0007"
                     /translation="MSGKVFLIGAGPGDPELMTLRALRMLQEADVVVYDRLVSADILNL
                     HSDGARLIPVGKAPKCHTVPQDRINEILVEEASAGHTVARLKGGDPMIFGRGSEEAAHL
                     MANGIPVEYAPGITAAQGASCSTGVPLTHRGLATSVQYVTGHRQADKVLDLDWKRLADP
                     DSTLVVYMGVANIGQIAMGLMTENLPGSTPVLAVGKATTPDERRMVSRLDRLAADVRKA
                     GLKAPTLFIIGKVVSLYAERPVADLLEQAHG"
     gene            54987..55358
                     /locus_tag="A5_00293"
     CDS             54987..55358
                     /locus_tag="A5_00293"
                     /inference="ab initio prediction:Prodigal:002006"
                     /codon_start=1
                     /transl_table=11
                     /product="hypothetical protein"
                     /translation="MAKFGSGRPAQQPAVRGRKGWAARAVLTSAVLVATTAFAADTLDP
                     NALKRLVHQDCGSCHGLSLKGGLGPDLRSKTLEHYDAEVLTGVILDGIPDTAMPPWRPL
                     ISEEEAEWIARYLLAQEAQ"
     gene            55355..56500
                     /locus_tag="A5_00294"
     CDS             55355..56500
                     /locus_tag="A5_00294"
                     /inference="ab initio prediction:Prodigal:002006"
                     /codon_start=1
                     /transl_table=11
                     /product="hypothetical protein"
                     /translation="MKQLILTLAATLMMTTAQAEPTATGDLGLVIERAKGSVLLVDQSD
                     RAALARIEGLGDLSHASLVYSPDERFAYVFGRDGGLTKVDIVTRQIVNRVVQAGNAIGG
                     AISDDGELVAVSNYEPGGVRVFDADTLEMVADIPTDSKTIGLVDAPGRRFVFTMWDTGE
                     TWIADFSNGAPAITKIPDMGKNPYDALITANGRTYITGLFGEDGLTALDLWAETPEPIR
                     VLPNYGRGQEEMPVYKMPHLEGWALTGREFVLPAVGHHEVLWIDADTLTETGRTQTHGQ
                     PVFAMARPDGRQVWVNFAHPLNDTIQVIDSVTKEIIHEFKPGPAVLHMEFTPRGHEVWI
                     SVRDANKVMVYDTQTFEKLREIDADSPSGIFFTARAHRMGL"
     gene            56502..57491
                     /locus_tag="A5_00295"
     CDS             56502..57491
                     /locus_tag="A5_00295"
                     /inference="ab initio prediction:Prodigal:002006"
                     /codon_start=1
                     /transl_table=11
                     /product="hypothetical protein"
                     /translation="MQHITDPIDRRLLDEFQRDFPITERPFQVLASLLGLDEAEVIDRL
                     TRMQATGRITRVGATIAPGAVSASTLAAVAAPEHRLEEIAALIDAEPGVNHNYQREDDW
                     NLWFVATGPDRTHVDDTLARISQRSGLRVLDLRLVRPFNVDLGFRMSGKTRNVPGLRKV
                     DRSAMQPGDRELLQALSSGLTLTEIPYAALAQTLGRDDSDVMGRIEALQTAGIISRLGV
                     IVRHRALGWSANAMVVWDMPPEQVDTAGPALAAYPGVTLCYERNPVKDVWPYRLYSMIH
                     ARSRPEAMEVLAAAAALPELAGARNKVLFSTRCFKQTGALIQPKEAAA"
     gene            57488..57937
                     /locus_tag="A5_00296"
     CDS             57488..57937
                     /locus_tag="A5_00296"
                     /inference="ab initio prediction:Prodigal:002006"
                     /codon_start=1
                     /transl_table=11
                     /product="hypothetical protein"
                     /translation="MTMDATDRVILNRMQDDLPLTAYPFASVAQELGIPEDELLTRLAR
                     MKEQRIITRFGPFFDAAAMGGAFCLCAMAVPEDEFETVLTKVNAHAEVAHNYERTHRLN
                     MWFVLATETPEGIEAAADAIERETGIEVLRFPKLQEFFIGFRVAA"
     gene            57934..58416
                     /locus_tag="A5_00297"
     CDS             57934..58416
                     /locus_tag="A5_00297"
                     /inference="ab initio prediction:Prodigal:002006"
                     /codon_start=1
                     /transl_table=11
                     /product="hypothetical protein"
                     /translation="MIDVQDREIIEALQSGLPLVPAPYAAVAETLGLDEDALLYRLAEL
                     KSHGVIRRIAAAPNHYKLGMTANGMTVWDVDGSQVAELGARIGALPFVTHCYERPRALP
                     DWPYNLFAMVHGSDRDEVEKKRAEIFAILGDACRAKDILYSTRILKKTGLRLKKKG"
     gene            58420..59634
                     /gene="pqqE"
                     /locus_tag="A5_00298"
     CDS             58420..59634
                     /gene="pqqE"
                     /locus_tag="A5_00298"
                     /EC_number="1.21.98.4"
                     /inference="ab initio prediction:Prodigal:002006"
                     /inference="protein motif:HAMAP:MF_00660"
                     /codon_start=1
                     /transl_table=11
                     /product="PqqA peptide cyclase"
                     /translation="MFRLTEYMQQLVKPTPVRRRRPGPVKPVVIWNLTRRCNLKCRHCY
                     TVSADVAFPGELSHEQAMVTLEDLGQFRVPALILSGGEPLDRFDFFDIAKRARDLVPML
                     ALSTNGTRIYDETADMIADVGFNYVGISLDGIGATNDWFRGVEGAFADALRGVRECKKR
                     GIKVGLRFCLTEGTQHHLPDLLQLCDDEGVDKFYLSHLVYAGRGDKNRGEDAEHLRTRK
                     GLDLLLERAWEAVSGGRPLDIVTGNNDADAGYFLNWVRLHFDHDKAANVREHLAAWGGN
                     SSGLGVANIDNLGRVHPDTYWSDYTVGNVKTKSFSELWTSDDPMLAMLRTRPRPLKGRC
                     GACQLKDVCGGNTRIRALQLTGDPWAEDPACYLSNEEIGVQGAGERLQVTPFRGKSHDP
                     AHQFF"
     gene            59609..61162
                     /gene="nirS_2"
                     /locus_tag="A5_00299"
     CDS             59609..61162
                     /gene="nirS_2"
                     /locus_tag="A5_00299"
                     /EC_number="1.7.2.1"
                     /inference="ab initio prediction:Prodigal:002006"
                     /inference="similar to AA sequence:UniProtKB:P24474"
                     /codon_start=1
                     /transl_table=11
                     /product="Nitrite reductase"
                     /db_xref="COG:COG2010"
                     /translation="MIRRINSFDTLKIGTFCSLLLTGAAWADAPSDYAEFCASCHGENR
                     LGGVGPALIPETLKRMRGPRVAAVIAEGRTATQMPAFSHELDALQIEELAGWLKSPLET
                     DPEWGEADIMASRTLDNEYVSVDAPVWYSDPMNITLVVETGDHHVSVLDGDTFEVLDRF
                     ETPFAVHGGPKFSPDGRYVFIMSRDGWVQKYDIWALKQVGRVRAGLNSRNIAMSGDGKW
                     VAVANYLPNSLTLLSTEDLSVAKVIEVKSKKGVPSRVSAVYQAPPRESFVLALKDVPEI
                     WEVFYGANPPQSGIGHDFRIEGQFKNPDPFPVRKITTPDYLDDFFFDQSYEYVMGASRD
                     GKGGQVIDLVIGHKIADLDLPGMPHLGSGITWQQGDTTVMATPHLTDGTVSVIDMGTWE
                     TVKRIKTEGPGFFMRSHENSPYVWADVFFGPNKDAMHVIDKQSLEIVKTLRPAPGKTVA
                     HVEFTKDGSHALVSIWEDDGAVIVYDAQTLEEVRRLPMRKPSGKYNVWNKITFSEGTSH
                     "
     gene            61119..61382
                     /locus_tag="A5_00300"
     CDS             61119..61382
                     /locus_tag="A5_00300"
                     /inference="ab initio prediction:Prodigal:002006"
                     /codon_start=1
                     /transl_table=11
                     /product="hypothetical protein"
                     /translation="MSGTKSPSRKAPATEGKWPVWKLAILLYPATALTVAINLFLAGLI
                     LHSAGFGAIEPVPAILWSIPLGVPASWLAGRWVRGLMDEADD"
     gene            61485..61949
                     /locus_tag="A5_00301"
     CDS             61485..61949
                     /locus_tag="A5_00301"
                     /inference="ab initio prediction:Prodigal:002006"
                     /codon_start=1
                     /transl_table=11
                     /product="hypothetical protein"
                     /translation="MPALIPLHNLPVRATRAACGLAGIFLLLLQAFGPALASPGESVWM
                     EICSEGGAVWVEVDLEEDTEDPTAYCPKCADCALCAVTSAAPAPELVQIPQIGNFRVVQ
                     LQNSKSSMLYKSHKLWPETRGPPRPTQETAERALRASMASTLSIGDAPWP"
     gene            61940..64117
                     /locus_tag="A5_00302"
     CDS             61940..64117
                     /locus_tag="A5_00302"
                     /inference="ab initio prediction:Prodigal:002006"
                     /codon_start=1
                     /transl_table=11
                     /product="hypothetical protein"
                     /translation="MAVSRAIHIMLALALSCLMAISAHADSLASFLPEIEPADLAPGAD
                     AIGPVRDDVPVAPVLKAGETVAWAFLTSDFVGTTGYSGKPIHVVAAIDDQAVLTGVQLV
                     KHSEPIVLIGIPNARMVELTEGYAGLDLKVEAETGGEGHDLDIISGATVTIMVIDDSLV
                     RGGIKVARALGLGGLSPLQADGPKREVDLAQDAVYDWNTLSGNGSVRRLTLDIGQVNAA
                     FEATGDQRAIKRPEPGEPDDTYIDMHMALVSVPSIGKSLLGEAEYQNMVDWLDEGEQAI
                     LVLGRGAYSFKGSGYVRGGIFDRIQLIQGDNSVRFFDKQQRRLGKVAAPDAPSFTELDI
                     FKIPAEAEFDPAEPFRLQLLAQRAVGAVEKTFLTFDLGYKLPEQYLLPVAAPVVVDDAT
                     GEAAAKAALWKRIWKDRTVEIGVLGVMLLVLTATFFFQFHATMNARVFYWFRIGYLTMT
                     LFFIGWYANAQLSVVNLMALAGSLRTGFSWDAFLLDPLVFIQWFAVAAALLFWGRGAYC
                     GWLCPFGALQELTNKIARAFKVPQWTLPWGLNERLWPAKYMIFLVLFGISFVSIPLAET
                     YAEVEPFKTAIILKFMRDWPFVVFALTLLGIGLFIERFYCRYLCPLGGALAIPARIRMF
                     DWLRRYKDCGTPCQTCANECPVQAIHPTGEINPNECVTCLHCQVLYQSEDKCPVVIRQL
                     KRRAKTGSVQPKTPLGQPPANHPNAKPQTVS"
     gene            64133..66040
                     /gene="nosZ"
                     /locus_tag="A5_00303"
     CDS             64133..66040
                     /gene="nosZ"
                     /locus_tag="A5_00303"
                     /EC_number="1.7.2.4"
                     /inference="ab initio prediction:Prodigal:002006"
                     /inference="similar to AA sequence:UniProtKB:P94127"
                     /codon_start=1
                     /transl_table=11
                     /product="Nitrous-oxide reductase"
                     /translation="MSEHDKKLNVTRRGLLGASATGAVLAGTGLGSTLMTAKEASAAAN
                     AALEPGELDEYYGFWSSGQTGEVRILGVPSMRELMRIPVFNRCSATGWGQTNESLKILT
                     EGLLPETKQYLAANGKVTYDNGDLHHPHMSFTDGTYDGRYLFMNDKANTRVARIRCDVM
                     KCDKIIEIPNAHDIHGLRPQKYPRTGYIFANGEHEAPLVNDGEILDDPSQYVNIFTAID
                     GDTMEIAWQVMVSGNLDNTDCDYQGKYAFSTSYNSEMGMNLAEMTENELDHVVVFNLKG
                     IEDAIAAGNYQELNGVKVVDGRKEAGGNLTRYIPIPNSPHGVNAAPDKKHIMINGKLSP
                     TVSVIDVEKVDALFADNADPRSAIVAEPQLGLGPLHTAFDGKGNAYTTLFLDSQVVKWD
                     IAKAIEAYGGADVDPILDKVDVHYQPGHNSTSMGETAEADGKWLISMNKFSKDRFLNVG
                     PLKPENEQLIDISGDKMKVVHDGPTFAEPHDSILVHRSKVNPVNVWDRNDPMWEEARQQ
                     AAADGVDLEEGAEEPIRDGNKVRVYMTSTAPVFSLEKFTVKQGDEVTLYITNLDDVDDV
                     THGLCLSNFGIAMEVAPQATASVTFIADRPGVHWFYCQWFCHALHMEMRGRMFVEPRSA
                     "
     gene            66043..67299
                     /gene="nosD"
                     /locus_tag="A5_00304"
     CDS             66043..67299
                     /gene="nosD"
                     /locus_tag="A5_00304"
                     /inference="ab initio prediction:Prodigal:002006"
                     /inference="similar to AA sequence:UniProtKB:P19843"
                     /codon_start=1
                     /transl_table=11
                     /product="putative ABC transporter binding protein NosD"
                     /translation="MRWSLLIPLLLGSPLWAADWDVPNRAGAINEILAQAADGDTLRLS
                     PGVYTETLVLDRPVTIDGLGQATIDGQGEGSVITVTGPGVTVRGLTVIGSGSDHDGIDS
                     GIQLTKTAHAPVVEDNVLLGNLYGIDIHGAKDSIVRRNRIEGRQDQRMNERGNGVYVWN
                     APGAVVEDNDIRYGRDGIFVNSSKKNTFTGNLFSDLRFAVHYMYADNSVVSDNVSIGND
                     LGYAVMFTTNVTVANNVSIGDREHGVMLNYANKSTITGNVVKGAKEKCTFLYNSNKNEF
                     TDNWFEGCGIGIHFTAGSERNRIVGNSFIGNRTQVKYVSTKWVEWSEDGRGNYWSDFAA
                     YDVDGNGIADAPYRPNDSMDHVLWTQPSAKLLLGSPAVQLVRWSQSAFPALLPGGVMDS
                     NPLMQAPELPAMKKVPHDG"
     gene            67289..68182
                     /gene="nosF"
                     /locus_tag="A5_00305"
     CDS             67289..68182
                     /gene="nosF"
                     /locus_tag="A5_00305"
                     /inference="ab initio prediction:Prodigal:002006"
                     /inference="similar to AA sequence:UniProtKB:P19844"
                     /codon_start=1
                     /transl_table=11
                     /product="putative ABC transporter ATP-binding protein
                     NosF"
                     /db_xref="COG:COG1131"
                     /translation="MTDKALSIDHVLKDRGKNRVLDDITLSLAPGQRVALLGHNGAGKS
                     TLIKSILGLTPIHGGAIRIGDATPGSAQARRETAYLPEAVSFHPALTGREQLTLFAQLS
                     GAKADVLGLLERVGLSDALDRRIGTYSKGMRQRLGLAQVLLGQPKVALLDEPTSGLDPI
                     SRQDLYAIIDELAAQGTAVLIASHALTEVEARTDRIAIMRKGRMVADDTLNNLSALAGL
                     PIRLKVRASANPDVLAAELGGNRINGASVELLCAPEDKMEALRRIAGLGDAVADVEMTP
                     PKLEDLYRHYAQEDLQ"
     gene            68179..69000
                     /gene="nosY"
                     /locus_tag="A5_00306"
     CDS             68179..69000
                     /gene="nosY"
                     /locus_tag="A5_00306"
                     /inference="ab initio prediction:Prodigal:002006"
                     /inference="similar to AA sequence:UniProtKB:P19845"
                     /codon_start=1
                     /transl_table=11
                     /product="putative ABC transporter permease protein NosY"
                     /db_xref="COG:COG1277"
                     /translation="MTRFLAITRTEMLILRRNRWLLVATLIMVLFALALTFAGSAPTGT
                     LGVDMLTVSVASMTTLSVYLAPLLALMIAFDAIAGDVDRGSLSLLLSYPAGRGEILLGK
                     FTAHLAALAFAMTIGFGTAGAVAAFFGGAGPESLMALVRLILTSILLGAVFLALGYLLS
                     ALAKGATAAAGLSAGLWLVFVVLYDLGLLGAVVMDKGGTFTQSVFPWVMVANPADAFRL
                     WNIAATEGVAIASGMTGAAQALPVWAAPASLLIWPVLGFALARLAFRRVEP"
     gene            68997..69512
                     /gene="nosL"
                     /locus_tag="A5_00307"
     CDS             68997..69512
                     /gene="nosL"
                     /locus_tag="A5_00307"
                     /inference="ab initio prediction:Prodigal:002006"
                     /inference="similar to AA sequence:UniProtKB:O68481"
                     /codon_start=1
                     /transl_table=11
                     /product="Copper-binding lipoprotein NosL"
                     /translation="MRYLALIALVALTACKEEVAEAPDPVDLTPDALSYFCQMNIAEHG
                     GPKGQIHLEGYPAPLFFAQVRDMLAYLKSPERDAKITAVYVSDMSVAPSWRQPGISNWI
                     AADGATFVVGADVAGGMGAREVVPFGDPAAAEAFIAEYGGAALPLSDIPDAEVLGPVDL
                     DLALETPA"
     gene            69509..70405
                     /locus_tag="A5_00308"
     CDS             69509..70405
                     /locus_tag="A5_00308"
                     /inference="ab initio prediction:Prodigal:002006"
                     /codon_start=1
                     /transl_table=11
                     /product="hypothetical protein"
                     /translation="MTLLTRRRFLAISAACAAVPAAAGNVAQWRGIALGAPASLRLEGS
                     TDAQAAPIFAAVEAELNRLEDIFSLYRTHSQISQLNRIGHLVTPAPELLEVLSLCSTLH
                     DASRGVFDPTIQPLWLALASGAAGSQVERARQTIGWDKVHVSAGEIRLPHPGRSAITLN
                     GIAQGAITDRIAALMRSFDLRDVLVDMGEVAALGQRSNGEPWRVGLAKPDGAVAKRITL
                     QDRAVATSAPEGTMLQGDQGHILNPKGLGAPYQAVSISASQAALADGLSTALCLTPRAK
                     AKALISRFPGARIEMSI"
     gene            70590..71759
                     /gene="intA_1"
                     /locus_tag="A5_00309"
     CDS             70590..71759
                     /gene="intA_1"
                     /locus_tag="A5_00309"
                     /inference="ab initio prediction:Prodigal:002006"
                     /inference="similar to AA sequence:UniProtKB:P32053"
                     /codon_start=1
                     /transl_table=11
                     /product="Prophage integrase IntA"
                     /db_xref="COG:COG0582"
                     /translation="MSRPLNKLSASTLKSAPPGKYSDGGGLWFHRREDGGAQWFLRVTV
                     HGRRREMGLGSFPEVSLKEVRQEAENWRAVARKGTDPIKERERLKREEASKLHLLKDVA
                     LDAFESRKAELKGDGKAGRWFSPLELHVLPKLGKVPVVELDQKDIRDTLAPIWHDKADT
                     ARKAMNRLSIVMRHAAALGLDVDLQATDKAKALLGKQRHKAKNIPAMPWKDVPAFYQSL
                     DGGTTTELALRLLILTAVRSYPLRNLHLDQIDGDVWTIPAASMKGRRDATQDFRVPLSA
                     EALAVIEQAKPMARDGILFPGVRRGVISDMTMGSYMKRSELVERPHGFRSSFRDWVAET
                     QNVPFEVAETCLGHVVGGSVERSYKRTDFLEQRRALMKRWSLLLTGFSG"
     gene            71769..72482
                     /locus_tag="A5_00310"
     CDS             71769..72482
                     /locus_tag="A5_00310"
                     /inference="ab initio prediction:Prodigal:002006"
                     /codon_start=1
                     /transl_table=11
                     /product="hypothetical protein"
                     /translation="MVSPELETRFDEATIQVDELFTELVQQSGQGLGEFLNVSYTHLII
                     SFIPGIRTVPSEGGGVYYEVNEAASVFLGGAAQKLPEALDVLKSICASNVFEGAEMPQS
                     LRMKAHMLILGKFPGAKRRGPPLSQDFTQKFLMRQIALDIRDFFELTLTRHDGPTTLSA
                     CDAVSMVANKHGVDVQYKALESWCTHAKFKGFRERADAIWHHIVDDYLVSVGALKNSPS
                     GLSGPFTELGRMRKT"
     gene            72529..72702
                     /locus_tag="A5_00311"
     CDS             72529..72702
                     /locus_tag="A5_00311"
                     /inference="ab initio prediction:Prodigal:002006"
                     /codon_start=1
                     /transl_table=11
                     /product="hypothetical protein"
                     /translation="MKLLSFQDLQVKLGGRSRSSVYRDVELGRLPKPIKFGLRVYWNED
                     DIDAAIEKQVAA"
     gene            72813..73181
                     /locus_tag="A5_00312"
     CDS             72813..73181
                     /locus_tag="A5_00312"
                     /inference="ab initio prediction:Prodigal:002006"
                     /codon_start=1
                     /transl_table=11
                     /product="hypothetical protein"
                     /translation="MSTEQKPDFELPPANALRVYRWADLPNLTAPALYRVTDPGQQPRE
                     ICASKHKRQVLEGLMRSPLYAASYCRLSDQVLPLRRDDGVNIECKMYRGDADTGRQKFG
                     IYVLVSQVELIETGEVAA"
     gene            73178..73282
                     /locus_tag="A5_00313"
     CDS             73178..73282
                     /locus_tag="A5_00313"
                     /inference="ab initio prediction:Prodigal:002006"
                     /codon_start=1
                     /transl_table=11
                     /product="hypothetical protein"
                     /translation="MRTVDLQVSTLRRKHGLTEAAARIVAALYFREGR"
     gene            73282..73488
                     /locus_tag="A5_00314"
     CDS             73282..73488
                     /locus_tag="A5_00314"
                     /inference="ab initio prediction:Prodigal:002006"
                     /codon_start=1
                     /transl_table=11
                     /product="hypothetical protein"
                     /translation="MALITQIPKNSREKYRASRDEFRGHDLINIRVYFISEDGDMRPGK
                     QGVSFRASLLPEFIDALSKAEAA"
     gene            73489..74082
                     /locus_tag="A5_00315"
     CDS             73489..74082
                     /locus_tag="A5_00315"
                     /inference="ab initio prediction:Prodigal:002006"
                     /codon_start=1
                     /transl_table=11
                     /product="hypothetical protein"
                     /translation="MGRDKRNEKRGEHFTKLVRNMMEEPAWRALSSTAQALYPWLKLEW
                     RGPDNNNNGRISLSVRQAAERLGVTRNTVANGFRELQAKGFIAVTTPPKLGDSGVATSP
                     LFELTELSLPTAQGHSGRRLYKQWSEGADFPVVKAPIHNPNGTNGKEKPRHQNHDSTVL
                     NLCRGQQRRHKNDDRAAQKLCRKHPISAGLPAQY"
     gene            74162..74713
                     /locus_tag="A5_00316"
     CDS             74162..74713
                     /locus_tag="A5_00316"
                     /inference="ab initio prediction:Prodigal:002006"
                     /codon_start=1
                     /transl_table=11
                     /product="hypothetical protein"
                     /translation="MTDETKGDIVPKKSEPSKSGVKFEGSNKEGNIVELTKHDGLREVF
                     GTDCDELASALMAHCLKALNNAESGSAGEINDERAFMISIIHDIAPRDAVERMLAVQMA
                     ATHVATIRSARWLGATETIPQAQLHYTGFNKLSRTFAAQVETLRKHRNGGKQTVTVQHV
                     NVEDGGQAIVGNVETGGGKK"
     gene            74710..74994
                     /locus_tag="A5_00317"
     CDS             74710..74994
                     /locus_tag="A5_00317"
                     /inference="ab initio prediction:Prodigal:002006"
                     /codon_start=1
                     /transl_table=11
                     /product="hypothetical protein"
                     /translation="MKDATNPMERAHAAPRCTAKSKRTGLPCKNPAVSGWTVCRMHGAR
                     GGHGSGKANPAYKHGMRSREAQELRKAVNEHLRLARELEQLLDSGGYRQ"
     gene            complement(74982..75755)
                     /locus_tag="A5_00318"
     CDS             complement(74982..75755)
                     /locus_tag="A5_00318"
                     /inference="ab initio prediction:Prodigal:002006"
                     /codon_start=1
                     /transl_table=11
                     /product="hypothetical protein"
                     /translation="MRVFVPLFVFYASIASAAPDCQERTYGQPRETELYELPTEQEVGS
                     VEKTVAAIPEGDLTISPRPQLRPCKFRQFEIGRKMMRERGAVCGDWTIIGENRKPFSGR
                     RRGCGIAEPVRIRIVSDVYLSQLALLDCKTAITLKAWLENTAKPAFADLRGGLKGLRLS
                     GHYACKTQNNQPGARLSAHARGHAIDISSFILMDGTVITVGDGWANNATSAVLREVHAG
                     ACGLFSTVLGPDSDRYHKGHFHFDTTRRRNGPYCR"
     gene            complement(76391..76927)
                     /locus_tag="A5_00319"
     CDS             complement(76391..76927)
                     /locus_tag="A5_00319"
                     /inference="ab initio prediction:Prodigal:002006"
                     /codon_start=1
                     /transl_table=11
                     /product="hypothetical protein"
                     /translation="MHSPSSPITSFRAGLSALSLSEQKAIFDCLPAAIQFSMWQDRLLE
                     GASELSDSSQCKLLRELSDILSPESYSDQERNQAVIAQIDSMSALAERVFPDHSVFQKY
                     TQRLGDNACETTTIEQEEDALPTCTCSSSRSCMWRHNDCGAIQECLAGGCNPTVRGCGI
                     LWLQACDGLCTGNWC"
     gene            77038..77703
                     /locus_tag="A5_00320"
     CDS             77038..77703
                     /locus_tag="A5_00320"
                     /inference="ab initio prediction:Prodigal:002006"
                     /codon_start=1
                     /transl_table=11
                     /product="hypothetical protein"
                     /translation="MTWAELYALQNWIVNGVPIPTERDPNAKDLSMSWNVKPTQMLDMA
                     LIHDDRLISSTARWWLVPHWFKEDVKQWKLTTFNAKIETAHKLGSFRVAWKSSRCIIPA
                     SFYYEWTGPNGAKQPWVIKTDTNDPCMYFAGLYSRLSSGLNTCTILTRPALHQIEHIHA
                     RSPVILTNENLVPWMSGEIDHDEAQNLGTEWDGRMRYHKVAPIGRDDDGPELIDVIEA"
     gene            77703..78065
                     /locus_tag="A5_00321"
     CDS             77703..78065
                     /locus_tag="A5_00321"
                     /inference="ab initio prediction:Prodigal:002006"
                     /codon_start=1
                     /transl_table=11
                     /product="hypothetical protein"
                     /translation="MVTRSRSPKKAADEKYFPIRVRVQVPEEGFGYKLGEIHCWLNTHA
                     GRGHWGWNADNVLSRGARDAVSLYLLDARLIVPLTETFNLEFAQGEADLCGEGSFRLMA
                     IHSQHSWPNQKQGDKE"
     gene            complement(78013..78705)
                     /locus_tag="A5_00322"
     CDS             complement(78013..78705)
                     /locus_tag="A5_00322"
                     /inference="ab initio prediction:Prodigal:002006"
                     /codon_start=1
                     /transl_table=11
                     /product="hypothetical protein"
                     /translation="MISFLVGVGLQFLANLLLGYGGLFLAYYTLAEDIRPVVQDAIVKR
                     LFWILPVLGVGLIIILVGIVPLPFIVYVDVTNLGRDEDIALFQCIMDTYKQAFGAFIQS
                     LFSRSDELTRILEACFLERTGQQLPNDPGGFGYKIELVPWSAGRLTGMILSIIAMMILL
                     FLSRSYLMRTEPNTTKITNAFTAIIVGVMLQIFLQGTSDLFQTKFQEAPAVIPYLPVSD
                     LAKNAGSE"
     gene            complement(78763..79176)
                     /locus_tag="A5_00323"
     CDS             complement(78763..79176)
                     /locus_tag="A5_00323"
                     /inference="ab initio prediction:Prodigal:002006"
                     /codon_start=1
                     /transl_table=11
                     /product="hypothetical protein"
                     /translation="MKRFVCLIALLTACASEGIVSSDIYVRDADTIVLFGKNGTPVRFE
                     GVDAPELETQAGRVSKAWMIDYLQGKTVRCDLTGEMNGDRYIGTCYADGENLSAAVIKA
                     GHALDCQKFSGGRYKHLETTEAKSRIKRASYCR"
     gene            complement(79359..80300)
                     /locus_tag="A5_00324"
     CDS             complement(79359..80300)
                     /locus_tag="A5_00324"
                     /inference="ab initio prediction:Prodigal:002006"
                     /codon_start=1
                     /transl_table=11
                     /product="hypothetical protein"
                     /translation="MKKSAILDNLKEVIGRDKKRFGKLVKYDGQSGFSEEELKGLDELY
                     ARSAPPDAITEPAHPPSYVYRDRLSPKNAAGGGLIKDEDGVNRPHYWGHRERLRQRFLK
                     GGHDPMPEYELLELLLFNAIPRIDVKPLAKRLLAEFGDLNGVIAASMHRILKVDGANDW
                     VYYHLRVVEAFGHRMAQAQIMKRDVVSSWEALVTYCRTAMAHREVEQFRVLYMDRKNVL
                     IADEEQAKGTVDHVPVYPREVVKRALELNASSLILVHNHPSGDPTPSNSDIVMTERIKD
                     ACDTMGIVIHDHVIIGKKEEYSFSTNGLLIRV"
     gene            complement(80396..80635)
                     /locus_tag="A5_00325"
     CDS             complement(80396..80635)
                     /locus_tag="A5_00325"
                     /inference="ab initio prediction:Prodigal:002006"
                     /codon_start=1
                     /transl_table=11
                     /product="hypothetical protein"
                     /translation="MKWCRIEATGATVAAYSEARSTLKGIEVPFDLVGKPAGVFFLLNE
                     IERRKSHAKKATDSGPFELKPFMLVDEFIFNQRA"
     gene            complement(80973..81500)
                     /locus_tag="A5_00326"
     CDS             complement(80973..81500)
                     /locus_tag="A5_00326"
                     /inference="ab initio prediction:Prodigal:002006"
                     /codon_start=1
                     /transl_table=11
                     /product="hypothetical protein"
                     /translation="MDSLKLNEILRYLATGAIPPIYLVIGFKEPLNYLLQENAPSIALA
                     GMFLISFLIGSASYSMYRALLYPGLLYCAVRIVGSDSTPHDMDITRWKNLAKNGNLQKY
                     LSEWASQIHFMYVSSVLGLLTIGVARLENLSATESNSYLVAISLLSFVAAFISHCRYLK
                     REAATFERDAHI"
     gene            81785..82393
                     /locus_tag="A5_00327"
     CDS             81785..82393
                     /locus_tag="A5_00327"
                     /inference="ab initio prediction:Prodigal:002006"
                     /codon_start=1
                     /transl_table=11
                     /product="hypothetical protein"
                     /translation="MASRWKVKRHSQSPAAEREPLTASVRNCQSMAQAVAVCMVGYRQV
                     QKRRRNDQKLRLVLGDEAAEKVIKRLRAESAFAKTRGDVLEGSQTQFRDEAAGALVDLR
                     DTDTGRRPGPLSRAKRAIDDVGNAAVDSILYGPRRRNANAEIGGILSLQGRARDEVVRG
                     LLQEALVLQQSTRAENVTSGLLDFVLRTGGTGLVAGSTP"
     gene            complement(82334..82567)
                     /locus_tag="A5_00328"
     CDS             complement(82334..82567)
                     /locus_tag="A5_00328"
                     /inference="ab initio prediction:Prodigal:002006"
                     /codon_start=1
                     /transl_table=11
                     /product="hypothetical protein"
                     /translation="MEPVFWRLLFLAIWGGLMYLWYLVWSWFVVDVLHASVVNWLSPAL
                     MLTLLVGTVWYFASGRAARDKARSARSQDEIE"
     gene            complement(82721..82933)
                     /locus_tag="A5_00329"
     CDS             complement(82721..82933)
                     /locus_tag="A5_00329"
                     /inference="ab initio prediction:Prodigal:002006"
                     /codon_start=1
                     /transl_table=11
                     /product="hypothetical protein"
                     /translation="MATFSATKATNLTYRRTENSTKPRSGQILYNRVVLKGKTDTIGDA
                     AALEAGCDFMASFFVEFHGLFYAQP"
     gene            83477..84250
                     /locus_tag="A5_00330"
     CDS             83477..84250
                     /locus_tag="A5_00330"
                     /inference="ab initio prediction:Prodigal:002006"
                     /codon_start=1
                     /transl_table=11
                     /product="hypothetical protein"
                     /translation="MLRFAVITAFAVLAFIITPHELEAESITRVVKSGQAPKEVVGKGF
                     HNLVREKWTPARAYGAQIVANPPGSFNGKAVRMELRYGDCGRERKWDDCSKNNERVEFA
                     KYSAFKNGQRKKYEWYVYFAPGFTDRGAQQIIVTQFSMMGANSHPFQFAVRGNKLIALK
                     RVESTDWNYESLVRTMIPASSLTGRWHKINVDAKWSTSDDGHFIVWVNDAVVYQWKGRT
                     LGTGTVGKIKLGMYRQKVGPSAPPAILYLSGIKEK"
     gene            complement(84364..84570)
                     /locus_tag="A5_00331"
     CDS             complement(84364..84570)
                     /locus_tag="A5_00331"
                     /inference="ab initio prediction:Prodigal:002006"
                     /codon_start=1
                     /transl_table=11
                     /product="hypothetical protein"
                     /translation="MKFVPATAQSVVVHAYELAANEMEKSMAMWAGSQLMALYDKRSVL
                     LQEHADIWDEKLKTRDPLSTAKR"
     gene            complement(84909..86924)
                     /locus_tag="A5_00332"
     CDS             complement(84909..86924)
                     /locus_tag="A5_00332"
                     /inference="ab initio prediction:Prodigal:002006"
                     /codon_start=1
                     /transl_table=11
                     /product="hypothetical protein"
                     /translation="MLSTDRKYRPEIDGLRCLAVMPVIAYHAGLPFLNGGYAGVDVFFV
                     ISGYLITSILIGDLEHGRFSIARFYENRARRILPALLAVILACIPFSWFWMTPDQFQAF
                     AKSIISVNLFISNHYFWSETGYFDSATELNPLIHTWSLAIEEQFYLFLPVLLWLVWRLG
                     RHPTMWVIAGLTLASFSLCLFGITRKPDMTFFLLPFRAWELGAGALCAFSTIGEKRGLQ
                     NLFGWLGLVMVLASMAVFNHETPWPSQATLLPVVGTALIILFCQKESGAGAILSSRPFV
                     AIGLISYSAYLWHQPLFAYARIRSLSEPSTGLMVVLGALTLALAALSWRFIEQPFRNKN
                     RPFPPRRRQVFVFSATGMFLLVSIGGLILWDEGVPNRISKEQLAFLERHELNSSCYSTN
                     TRDLSNHPKKACLSGPLNKPSVVIAGDSHAAPIAQILQDPLAGKGVTSYAWSFVGCVPI
                     PSLHARVFEKHTGCVEYNNRLRSYLDTLDNPVLVLSGRWQTYLREEAFDNGEGGIEKGR
                     SFTVDVVKNSGASQVDIERERAVLTAYREELLSLLERYRVLLVYPVPEAGWNVPLLAFK
                     KARFTNQSSSDISTDSIAFQNRSRDVVELFDGIQHPNLYRIRPHEVLCDSFQSSRCMNQ
                     LDGDLLYSDDDHLSPAGAALLLPFLLEQLDTALNYH"
     gene            87108..87368
                     /locus_tag="A5_00333"
     CDS             87108..87368
                     /locus_tag="A5_00333"
                     /inference="ab initio prediction:Prodigal:002006"
                     /codon_start=1
                     /transl_table=11
                     /product="hypothetical protein"
                     /translation="MNAETKITELDANPDIFVTDFSDLITCQQRVTAFCRWFDLPDPGL
                     SFDEDGDILVNDVFLLWCKEEGISIDWRACGDPKGMAAEFR"
     gene            87599..87793
                     /locus_tag="A5_00334"
     CDS             87599..87793
                     /locus_tag="A5_00334"
                     /inference="ab initio prediction:Prodigal:002006"
                     /codon_start=1
                     /transl_table=11
                     /product="hypothetical protein"
                     /translation="MSFYTVNRHWSDQFLPEIKSIIGGHILQAAPDPLDHFQATDLLML
                     DAKDMRIAARVRRYGYANR"
     gene            complement(87902..87977)
                     /locus_tag="A5_00335"
     tRNA            complement(87902..87977)
                     /locus_tag="A5_00335"
                     /product="tRNA-Thr"
                     /inference="COORDINATES:profile:Aragorn:001002"
                     /note="tRNA-Thr(cgt)"
     gene            88105..89331
                     /locus_tag="A5_00336"
     CDS             88105..89331
                     /locus_tag="A5_00336"
                     /inference="ab initio prediction:Prodigal:002006"
                     /codon_start=1
                     /transl_table=11
                     /product="hypothetical protein"
                     /translation="MVYQIFGKVIWMSGNSQKSYVLDTHRLRDPEETLAIVKPFLKQMG
                     ITRIANLTGLDRVGLPTVMVTRPNSRSVAVSLGKGLSLSAARASGVMEAIESWHAERIE
                     LPLRLSSFADLAVEYVIDADRLPSVTGGQFDPHQAILWVLGRDLPSGQPCWVPYEMVDT
                     DYTTSPVAGQRAFPRTTNGLASGNNVTEASCHAICELIERDATTLWHHRGATPRVDPRT
                     VDDPRCLEAMEQITAAGLDLGIWETTSDIGIASFRCAICEGGSTTGHIGIGDGCHPDRA
                     IALLRALTEAAQTRLTYISGARDDLDPEEFSDTARNWRSGYIRELIDGSAPIGDFTECP
                     TYVTGSFTDDLSLLLARLSEAGIDQVVTVDLSRPEIDIAVVRAVIPGLEAPHDDPDFVA
                     GPRARAVMS"
     gene            89328..90665
                     /locus_tag="A5_00337"
     CDS             89328..90665
                     /locus_tag="A5_00337"
                     /inference="ab initio prediction:Prodigal:002006"
                     /codon_start=1
                     /transl_table=11
                     /product="hypothetical protein"
                     /translation="MSVVVFVGPTLRAEAVREHLNATILPPVQQGDVYRAVREKPRAIG
                     IIDGYFDGVPSVWHKEILWALEQGVPVFGSASMGALRAAELADFGMIGIGQIFEDYLSG
                     TIEDDDEVAVLHGPAELGFPPLSEPMVSIRATIAQAKTAGVLSSETGDALQQKAKDLHY
                     RDRVWDRILEGTSDPQPFLRWLPEGQVDAKGDDARAMLAEMARFLNAGTNVSDANRTER
                     TLVWRDLCARVDGEAAQQDSEARALVDELRLDPVLYAHLRDRAALGLLSKDETLRQGLD
                     PDKDAVVKQMTEHRLEARLPRHADLLEWLEENDLTLTQYEAMLADKSRVDIAIQTLAET
                     MDAALLAELRRSGDYSALRDRAQRKAALPPDQSNAAIRTRALIWYFETRLDQRVPDDLD
                     SYAIGLGLEGRDALVDLIAAEFMFCQAGGDPVDQEPGLAAGLHTGG"
     gene            90678..91988
                     /locus_tag="A5_00338"
     CDS             90678..91988
                     /locus_tag="A5_00338"
                     /inference="ab initio prediction:Prodigal:002006"
                     /codon_start=1
                     /transl_table=11
                     /product="hypothetical protein"
                     /translation="MAIWPDYSENDPPGTRFLLYPQSPFLEPNSKPELVEISAPQGTIG
                     PGPSGPRMYAMYPVDKTTPYGAMIEGEDGPEMYLPAWDGYILPPPEPDEFGNFIHIDPE
                     DPAFEAAHLFGAAHFTMDVWEGYFNRPIPWHFARDFERLELSLLPSLDNAHIGWGFLET
                     GGTRDIGDEYRPYSLNFDVVAHEIGHAIIYSVVGMPSEEDATGEYYGFHESAADMVALL
                     ASLHFGSVVDELLKNTRGNLYTYNRLSRFAELSQNSQIRIAANDRTLSEFSHGWSSEHA
                     LSEPLTGAMFDILVDIYHERLVAHDVIDPEMEELSDELEGTDEYNAIMQDLFDEHYAAD
                     PEGFRVALIEARDLLGSYLADAWEKLDPDMLSYFGVERALVMVDHEVTDGAFRQIIEGN
                     FRMRHIGLTAPGPRLTKPDGTSHAASVRTLSPEVNEP"
     gene            92126..93046
                     /locus_tag="A5_00339"
     CDS             92126..93046
                     /locus_tag="A5_00339"
                     /inference="ab initio prediction:Prodigal:002006"
                     /codon_start=1
                     /transl_table=11
                     /product="hypothetical protein"
                     /translation="MSESLLSFSEVLLFGRELSDLKLKQRSVRLAEEVEEDYDFSKKFT
                     KIDGVHVREDDRVLVQVGDAANEKSGIYKVIKDGDKFKFDKRKKVPHDSFVYIRRGRQF
                     KHTHWQQIANRHSEQLFIEQDGRRRGRGVNNFIGDQFGGDARLARIYGFAYDGTYYEMP
                     EPTIFLVHGEGESATGGNLPHGFKLQTSNDANAPDTTQQAARAPMNPSVSGVAAADYQM
                     ANDIRVWNYDQADYTIRMDIAAGQIEDVLLDVYFEYDAPMMSGAKVSGAKVSGAKVSGA
                     KVSGAKVSGAKVSGAKVSGAKARGE"
     gene            complement(93148..93912)
                     /locus_tag="A5_00340"
     CDS             complement(93148..93912)
                     /locus_tag="A5_00340"
                     /inference="ab initio prediction:Prodigal:002006"
                     /codon_start=1
                     /transl_table=11
                     /product="hypothetical protein"
                     /translation="MSPKELVIALFTAAFAEHDPEAVLQLVTPDYIQHNPQVPTGAEGL
                     AGLIPLVEQSGMTATTHRVITEGDIVVLHSTFDNADAFGAPTLAAFDIFRVENGKVAEH
                     WDNLQPVPETTVSGRGMTDGPTEITDLEKTEENKALVLGFVRDVLGGAAPEKAPMYSEV
                     YMQHNPMLADGIDGLIEGTKAWAEQGNVITKFEPQIVVAEGNFVFVASDATVSGNPWAF
                     FDLWRVEDGKIVEHWDVVSPTPAEMAHENGKF"
     gene            94094..94471
                     /locus_tag="A5_00341"
     CDS             94094..94471
                     /locus_tag="A5_00341"
                     /inference="ab initio prediction:Prodigal:002006"
                     /codon_start=1
                     /transl_table=11
                     /product="hypothetical protein"
                     /translation="MLPIGVANKAEASNCSIRSVLSNVTGKWRMIIILALEDEPKRFGD
                     LKRCIGDITQSVLTENLRGLQRDGYLTRTVDPGPPVAVSYELTPLGRSLLEMLKPLVFW
                     SHEQMDEVRRLRMQFDREQAS"
     gene            complement(94499..96268)
                     /locus_tag="A5_00342"
     CDS             complement(94499..96268)
                     /locus_tag="A5_00342"
                     /inference="ab initio prediction:Prodigal:002006"
                     /codon_start=1
                     /transl_table=11
                     /product="hypothetical protein"
                     /translation="MNTTGSDASIKQKLGAVLFADVVGYSRLMSENEMDTYNALKSLLS
                     QLESACSKYQGKIIEVRGDGILALFDTATSAVEFSIELHRIAAEHNQARDDEHNIKFRA
                     GVHMGEVLMDERGIHGDNVNIAARLQEIAEPERVYVSAAVYEQIRNRLRYGYEFLGPKQ
                     LKNIMSPVATYCVRTEVEGATMAATLRPEMQLEVLERPDNPSVAVLPFTSQGGDEDDSW
                     VAEGLTDDIIMNLSKFRNLFIIARNSSFFFKTQSMSPQEAARRLNVRYIARGSVRRSSS
                     RIRITAELIDANTERTIWGERFDRKLDDIFDILDEVTECIVAATAVMIESHEKLRMVQA
                     IPSDLRAYGSVLQGQHHIFKYTRNDNRKAQHCYESALERDGGYARAAAALSRTLNIDWR
                     YSWTEDPNSALDKALSLAQRAVELDPTDARGFGELGYVQLYRKEHDSAIESYKRALQLN
                     PNDADMHSDYADALAHWGDNETAIKHLQQAMRLNPYFPDQYLWHLGGAYYNLKRYDDVI
                     SCVNKMNNPTEGQRVLAASYAHKGELEMARQIADKHRAAHPNFSLSRWAKVQPDRLSDD
                     TQHFVEGLKKAGF"
     gene            complement(96347..96982)
                     /locus_tag="A5_00343"
     CDS             complement(96347..96982)
                     /locus_tag="A5_00343"
                     /inference="ab initio prediction:Prodigal:002006"
                     /codon_start=1
                     /transl_table=11
                     /product="hypothetical protein"
                     /translation="MPDSSPRLFRLRPLEKADLGTVARWFQDIHDLALFDRTSRIPQNL
                     VQTEQNWEDAINASKDCCKCWFAIESDSGDLVGMTGLEAISSVNRDAVVPVFVDKSIRR
                     HGVAVRSVALMLDFAFRQLGLNRITSYYRADNHSSRDLIQRIGCEIEGTMRQAWFADGQ
                     FHDMVVVGMLQQDWIARREVLAQELGTQTVVSFDASGWSWPPDSGADT"
     gene            complement(97158..97457)
                     /locus_tag="A5_00344"
     CDS             complement(97158..97457)
                     /locus_tag="A5_00344"
                     /inference="ab initio prediction:Prodigal:002006"
                     /codon_start=1
                     /transl_table=11
                     /product="hypothetical protein"
                     /translation="MKETILEILHVDSPTEALWVFIGLAGQLMFSARFIVQWITSERAK
                     KSVIPMAFWYLSIGGGLILLSYAIYRRDPVFILGQSMGLSIYLRNIFLIRAENR"
     gene            complement(97454..98215)
                     /gene="arnC_1"
                     /locus_tag="A5_00345"
     CDS             complement(97454..98215)
                     /gene="arnC_1"
                     /locus_tag="A5_00345"
                     /EC_number="2.4.2.53"
                     /inference="ab initio prediction:Prodigal:002006"
                     /inference="similar to AA sequence:UniProtKB:Q93PD9"
                     /codon_start=1
                     /transl_table=11
                     /product="Undecaprenyl-phosphate
                     4-deoxy-4-formamido-L-arabinose transferase"
                     /translation="MHADHDANADNRPTVSIVIPMHNEQGAVPGLIQGICAAAAELPAF
                     EIVAVDDGSTDGTFAALQQMQKDCPQLRILQHKTAGGQSAAVHSGVKEARADICCTLDG
                     DGQNPPEELPKIWAPLVSGGDASIGLVAGQRVGRQDTASKKLASRFANALRGWMLKDGT
                     RDTGCGFKAFRRQAFLDLPFFNHMHRYLPALFKAYGWNIALVDVAHQQRLSGESKYTNF
                     GRAMVGIWDLFGVVWLTRRAKSVSATEASRS"
     gene            complement(98357..99841)
                     /locus_tag="A5_00346"
     CDS             complement(98357..99841)
                     /locus_tag="A5_00346"
                     /inference="ab initio prediction:Prodigal:002006"
                     /codon_start=1
                     /transl_table=11
                     /product="hypothetical protein"
                     /translation="MTGTSPNWLRLLPYFATALVMVLVWSWYLTDLGVGNIYHYDEFYT
                     YDRSTGFARNGDWLAVYSNNEPSLKKPPMQYWMSALLMEFGVSDILALRLPSMIFALGA
                     LMATAVLARVMIPDSPWAMLPSVLLVATSLQFWQHATSAMLDTGAVFFSTLGIAALLAA
                     LEKPKYWPYFGATLVLAALQKSPTPLAFLALALLTLKLTNRWQTEPFSEIWQNRTFRRT
                     LKIAIPLAFAWPILQELRFLFGDSLDGNIKGEMLDRFRPSLSDRGFGKLYDLIIAGEPW
                     LRLLGFVGICALPFLQKRPRLLAATGIAAFFVIMMWAAAGKVYARYTLLILPMLMVAAT
                     GLLFSVERLRWAGMVAALGLVFVAGGLFYDRDATDLGKGRVRLGVPEAEILTPLGAMLQ
                     PDETLLLCAYDRELRVPPGAASVFASNGRRFVYLRRLELHKYLDRFGYTTGPLRGLCSE
                     GELSELAPDLIGLETQPTAVEGLVYWSATGVTPAPE"
     gene            complement(99980..100969)
                     /locus_tag="A5_00347"
     CDS             complement(99980..100969)
                     /locus_tag="A5_00347"
                     /inference="ab initio prediction:Prodigal:002006"
                     /codon_start=1
                     /transl_table=11
                     /product="hypothetical protein"
                     /translation="MALVFRSIDEAQPGPKLAGLFAEYWPAYRKWWAQEGYSARPTYRE
                     CLRALQKHMPEILPLYEEIVELVGGSDSQARFLSFYCPPKYLSGCSQAIWRGKTPFLVR
                     NYDYHPKTFDAALLKTQWGGRGIIGMSDGVLGLLDGINDAGLTVSLTFGGRREVGDGFG
                     VPLILRYVLQTCETTAQAVDCLCRIPCHMSYNVTVLDAKHNHSTVYLAPDRHPQISDQP
                     VATNHQGHVEWSTHARFTATVERERFLLNRLNQHPESEKRFIDAFLRPPLYSTAFRSGF
                     GTLYTAVYRPAKKQLQLLWPGASWDLSFDGFKEGELSLMLPDEAEPAV"
ORIGIN
        1 gcacgcggcc atccgtggtc tctgctttga tgagcgccgc gcggctgccg atgcgttcca
       61 cctctcccga acagacaagg atcggatctg cttcgcccgc ggagaacaac ccaaacttca
      121 gcgaggacga gcctgaattc agtgtgatga tatggtccat cagatcttac ccgacatccg
      181 cgccgcatgc agggccgcga cggcacagga aacgagccgc gccttttcgc catctgcgcg
      241 actggtcaga ataatcggta cgcgcgcgcc cagcaccacc ccggcagcct cggcgtgcgc
      301 gatatacgtc agttgcttgg ctagcatgtt gcctgcgtcc agattgggta cgacaagaat
      361 gtctgcccgt ccggccacct cggacacgat ccctttggtg cgcgccgcgg ccaggctgac
      421 cgcgttgtcc atggcaagcg gcccatcgac caagccaccc ctgatctgcc cccgctcggc
      481 catcttcgac agcaatgcgg catcaatcga cgaccggatt gctggattca ccgtctcgac
      541 cgccgacaga acacccactt tcggagcgcc aattccgatt gagattgcca gatcgatcgc
      601 gttctgcgtg atgtcgatct tggtttccag atccggctcg atattgatgg ccgcatcggt
      661 caccagcaag ggatgcggct ggccgggtat atccatgacg aagacatgcg taaaacggcg
      721 ccccgcgcga agtccacgat cccgccgcaa cgccgcccgt agcagttcgt ccgtatgaag
      781 atgccccttc atcaatgctt caacatgtcc ttcgacaacc agatcaaccg ctttgttggc
      841 ggcgtccaga tggtccttaa cgggaacgat ctcaacgtca cccaagggca actcaatctc
      901 acgcgctgct gcagcaatct tgtcggggtc acctatcaga accggcttga tgatggtttc
      961 acgcgccgcc aataaggccc cccccagcga gttgggctct tctggggcga caactgccgt
     1021 ggggatcgga ggcagcgggc gcgagcgatc gagcagtgca tcaaaatgcc ggtgccgctc
     1081 gacgaccaga ccaggcactt caatctcatt gaatgacagt tctttctccg gagcgatcac
     1141 gaccgcgatg ccggacacga tcagcacctc atcactaggg cgcatcacct gagttttcag
     1201 aactacctcg cggttatcgc gtttttcgat aaccgtaact ctggccagca gttcctcacc
     1261 cgcatatgcc cgggcgctaa aatccaagct ttgcgactta tacaacgtac ccgcgcccgg
     1321 caggatattc cccaaaacgg ccgagatcag agccccaaga aacatctcgg gcgcgatcgc
     1381 ctcgtttacg ttatcaccgt ccccatcttc gtcggccagg ttcaaagggt tatggttgcc
     1441 ggaattcgat gcgaaggcat aaaaatcatc ctctgtgcag aaccgggtca actcggcggt
     1501 gtctccgatc tgaagctgat caaagggctt gttgtgatac tgcattgaaa ctctcggcgg
     1561 ctgttttgca ccgatcatta tgagatttca cgtaaatttc caatgacgtt cgatggattt
     1621 tgtcgtgtca tgatgcatcg atttttgatc gcactgcatg cttcacgaca tcgagaacag
     1681 agttttgatc tggttagtct tttctgaccg agcatcgcgc agattgcggg tttgaaactc
     1741 ctctttccga agccgcatgg aaaaccccaa gtcgacgaaa ggcgtatgtc gcgcggaatg
     1801 attttcttca accgcaatga tttgcgctgg cgtaacgctt ctgcggccta tagcccacac
     1861 aagacgctat gcagtcgatg aaagcgctgg agcgagaggg gcaatgaccg ctgcccaagg
     1921 gcctgtctcg cagccttcgc tctcggggct atcgtcatct aacggttatg aagcctgacc
     1981 ctacgtcgcc ggttgttatt gttatcatgg atttcgacca aacagacaaa gtccatgaca
     2041 ggcccgcgct gattgcctag aaatgcctat tagatttgct tttggaacca ggtgatccca
     2101 gtggagcaat tggcgtttac atacgaaatg ggtgtggtct cggcgctttt ggccttcacg
     2161 gtgttcttgt ttgtgtccga gattgtcagg atcgatcttt cggccatcct ggtgttggtc
     2221 atcgtgggtc tgttgagtta tgcaccgggt ctcgaaaatc tggcaaatgt tcctcatctg
     2281 tttgacgggt ttgcgtccaa tgccgtgatt tcgatcattg cggtcatgat cgtaggtgct
     2341 ggtttggata aaacgggcct aatgaacaag gtcgcgtccg tcattttgaa atatggtggt
     2401 aagtctgaaa accgagtgct gccgatcgtt tcgggcacag tcggtgttat ctcgtcattc
     2461 atgcaaaatg tcggggcggc ggcgttgttc ctaccggtgg ttagccgtat ctcatcgcga
     2521 tcgggtattc cgttgtcacg tttgcttatg cccatggggt tttgtgccat tctggggggg
     2581 acaatgacga tggtcgggtc ctcgccgctt attctgttga atgacctgat ccaaactgca
     2641 aacgaagggc tgcccgaagc ccagaagatg gaaccctttg gattgttttc cgttaccccc
     2701 ataggtgcgg tgctgatcct gacggggatc gcatatttcc tgctgctggg acgttgggtg
     2761 ctgccgggtg attcagggtc ggagagtacg ggtaccgggc gcgggactca ggaatatctt
     2821 cagcgggtct acgggctgaa ggccgatgtg ttcgaggttg tggttccggc cgacagcccg
     2881 ctggtcgggc agatactggc cgacatcaac tttgaaaatc atctctatat catctcgacc
     2941 ttttaccgtg gcaagacctc gatggttcag gtgctaacag ccgagattgc tgcgccttgt
     3001 cgtttagcga ttgtgggacg gcgctgggtt gtcgaagagt ttgccgaaaa gtacgggctg
     3061 acggtgctgc ctgatctgga tgtgtttgtc gaagagttcg cacccacgaa tgctggggtc
     3121 gcagaggtgg tcgtgacgcc tgacagcaaa ctgatcggca aatgccctcg cgaattgcta
     3181 ttccgcaaaa cctacggaat gtctttgctc gccatccaca ggggtgaaga gacgctaagt
     3241 catgtcgaga ctgagacgca tgaatccacc cagatcgggc ttgagaagtt caaggctggc
     3301 gacatgttgg ttgctcatac ccgctgggac aacctgatgc ggataaagcg tgatccggat
     3361 tttgttgtgg tcacgtctga tttcccgcag gacgaattgc gcccgcaaaa ggtaggctgg
     3421 gcgctcttgt tcttcttgat ctcattgtcg ctgatcctgt tcacggatgt gcggttgtcg
     3481 ctctgtttgc tgaccggagc cgcaggaatg atgttgaccc gggtgctcag tgttgacgag
     3541 gcgtatcgag cagttggatg gaacacggtc tttctgctgg cgtgtctgat cccgttgggt
     3601 caggcggtgc agaataccgg gactgcggca tggattgcgc aacagatcat gatcatcttg
     3661 gatggatggc cgaattgggc gctacaggcg ggcgtcgcca ttctggcgac ggcattttct
     3721 ctggtcatgt caaacgtcgg cgcgacggtt ctgttggtgc cccttgcggt ttcaattgcg
     3781 gttgcggcgg gtgccaaccc ggcggtcttt gcattaaccg tcgcgatttc gacctcgaac
     3841 agtttcatta tcccgaccca tcaggtgaat gcgctgatca tggggccagc tgggtacaaa
     3901 gtgaccgatt tcgtccgttc gggcgggatc atgacgatca ttttcttgat cgtctcactg
     3961 ttgatgctga atgtgatttt ctgaccctgt taatcaccca gctaggctga tcgtttggcc
     4021 ctgctctgac gcctgttgtg cggcaagacc gatacgcaca gcccagatcc catcatgcag
     4081 tgagacctcg ggtttggcgc gctcgcccct gaccagctcc agaaagcctt tgtgctgata
     4141 ataagtcgag ccattgtggt cgccagccgc cagcaactcg ggatcaacgg ggatgtcgcg
     4201 ctggattggg cctttcggtg cacgagggct gatgatcagc tgtggtacag gcgcgtcgcc
     4261 caaatgttcg ggccagaagc ggcccgggcc gggcacaagc gcttcgatct tggcatcgcg
     4321 cccaatggcc gagatttctt cttgataccg cgaaccctcg gcaaacatgc aaagctcgag
     4381 catcgcgcgc gcgcccgaag caaaatcgac aatgacatag ccgtggtcca gaatatctgg
     4441 agtatcgccg tcataaactt cgtccaaatg attgacggct tggcctccgc ttgcggaaac
     4501 acgaaccggg tctgattgca ggatcaggcg catgaggtcg aagaagtggc aacatttttc
     4561 gacgaatgta ccgccagtgt tacggttgaa ccggttccaa ttgccgacct tctcgagaaa
     4621 cggaaagcgg tgttcgcgga tcgtgagcat cttgatccca ccaccggcgg tcgctgcttc
     4681 atcgatcagc gccgtgatcg ggggcatata gcgatattcc atcgcgaccc agatcgggtg
     4741 cggaaaactg cgttccaact cctcaagccg tgcaagatcg gtgggatcag tgaacaacgg
     4801 tttctcgatc aacagtggca gtgggcgggt ttccgcaatc tcggccagtt gatcaacatg
     4861 caggtggttg gggctggcga tgactagaca gtccagatca ttgactgcca gaaggtcctg
     4921 aagggaagac accatctgcg cgtcgggtgc aatcgcctgc gccttatgcg ccatctccgg
     4981 gtcgggttcg aagattgcgg cgacgcgcgt gccctcaagc agagcaatgt tgtgcaggtg
     5041 ttcctgcccc atcatgccgc atccgatcag cccgtaattg gtggtccggg tcatgcgcag
     5101 ttccttttat ttcaggcgtt gaacatatgt ggctcgatct ggatcaaacc atgtttttga
     5161 aaactcgata ggttcagctt tctcagacca actgaaccgt tcgatatacc ctgcggcttg
     5221 gcccgcaggt ttggtgaagc cttcaggtgt ccagtcgggc agggcactga cagaaacgcg
     5281 atcctctgcc cgtgtgatcc agaagccaag ttgttgctgg taatagcgat aaagcgagtc
     5341 ggacagcagg ttctggtcga tggtcccggc tgattcgtcc agccagattt cttcgaccgc
     5401 gatgattgtg tcattcagat aacgcatccg gcgtacgcgc gaaccgctat cagacaggcc
     5461 gaattccggc agcttcgcag gcttcttgag atgatcaact gacagaatat cggcacgcgg
     5521 taacccgccg ccctcgggca gttccagccg gaacatggca tagacgctgt tctgcgttcc
     5581 ggtctcgcgg atgtagttgc ccgagccctg aatacgctcc aacatgcctt ttttctcaag
     5641 ctcggcgagc gattttcgca aggtcccgac cgagacattt aggttcgaag ccatgtcccg
     5701 ttcaggtgga agacgctcac catcaatcag acggcccgca gcaatatcgc ggatcagaag
     5761 ctctgagatc tggacataga tcggcagggc atttggattg cggctgttgg cggacattga
     5821 gggcgcttca ctcggtcgca ggaaaaattg atacactatt gatctacatc aatgcgcttg
     5881 ctacgcaaga ggaaagtcaa agatgtacgg agcgtgaatc aaatgaccat cgtccccatc
     5941 acatcccccg acctggatgc ggccgaggtt tcgtggtttg cagcgctttg ctcggatgac
     6001 taccagtttc tgggtgtgcc cgatggtgaa ctgcgatcca gctgggagca ttgttcaggc
     6061 atcgtgaaag aggccgaggc gcaaggcttt cgcaatatcc tgtgcccatc gtcttatcag
     6121 gtcggacagg acaccctgag ctttgttgca ggttgcgcgc cgattaccga aaacatcaac
     6181 ctgctggccg ccgtgcgctg tggcgagatg cagcccatca tgctggcccg taccatcgcg
     6241 acgctggacc acatgcttaa ggggcggttg acagtcaaca tcatctcttc cgacttcccc
     6301 ggcgagaaag ccgacagcgc gttccgctat cagcgctcgc gcgaagtggt cgagatcctg
     6361 aaacaggcct ggacgcagga cgaaatcaac catgcgggcg aggtctataa cttttcaggc
     6421 ctgaccaccg acccggctcg gccttaccag accggtggcc cactgctgta tttcggcggc
     6481 tactcgccgt ctgctttgga cctgtgcggc gagcattgcg atgtctacct gatgtggcct
     6541 gagacgaagg accaactggc cgaacggatg aaggccgttc acgctgtggc cgagaattac
     6601 aaccgcacac tggattacgg cctgcgcgtc cacatgattg ttcgggatac cgaggctgag
     6661 gcgcaggaat atgcggatta catcgtctcg aaactggatg acgaatatgg ccgcgccatc
     6721 cgcgaacggg cgctggacgc gacctctctg ggcgtggcgc atcaggcgaa gaaccgcgat
     6781 ctggcggatg aatacggtta tgtcgagccg ggcttgtgga caggcgtcgg acgcgcacgg
     6841 tcgggctgtg gcgcggcgct ggtcgggtca accgatcagg tcatgtccaa gatcgaagaa
     6901 tatcagaaga tgggcatccg cgccttcatc ttctcgggct acccacacat ggatgaggcc
     6961 aagcattttg gcgcccgtgt gatgcccaac ctgaaaacct gctcgctgcc cgaagcctat
     7021 gggcgcgtgc ctgcaaccac cccggcgacc ccgctgggca acggagttcg tcgctgatgc
     7081 aacgtgtgaa actatctgac acgctggaaa tgagccgcct tgtctatggc atgtggcgct
     7141 tgggcgacga cagtgacacg tcgactgcgc atgttgaggc caaaattcag gcttgtctgg
     7201 atcaggggat taccaccttc gatcaggccg acatttatgg cggatacgcg gccgaggccg
     7261 ttctgggcaa tgccttgcgc gccaatccca gtctgcgcca gaagatggag atcgtcacca
     7321 aatgtgacat cgtcgctccg gttggccgct atgctgaggc caaggtcaaa tactacgaca
     7381 cgtcgcgcgc gcatattctg aaatcggtgg agacgtcgct gtccgaaatg gcgatcgacc
     7441 acatcgatct gctgttgatc catcgccctg atccattgat ggaccaccat gaaaccggtg
     7501 cagcgctgga tgaggtagtc gccagtggca aggtcggcgc ggttggcgtg tccaacttcc
     7561 gtccgtggga ttggtccttg ctgcagtcgg cgatgaaaac ccagttggtc accaatcaga
     7621 ttgaaatctc gcttggggag atcagcccgt ttaccaatgg cgatctggcg ttccaccaac
     7681 aacacggtca cccgttgatg gcgtggtcgc cgttgggtgg gggcttgctg atggccggta
     7741 acccaccggt cggtgttgtt gcggatgaga tcgccgcaga attcggtgtg gaccgagctg
     7801 ccgttgcggt tgccttcctg ctggcgcatc cggcaaacat cctgccggtg ctgggcacca
     7861 acaatctgga ccgcatcaag cgcgtctcag atgctttgaa ggtcaagctg gatcgtgaaa
     7921 gctggtaccg cctgtatgag gcggcgctgg gacatgaggt gccatgatga atgcaatctc
     7981 gcgcgatatg aatcatacct tcgtcccgca taaagacgac acgcgaaccc tgcgcgatgc
     8041 ttttgggcgc tttgccacgg gtgttaccgt cgtgacctgc gacagcgagg atgggccgat
     8101 atgcattacg gccaacagct tttcgtccct gtcgctggac ccaccgctgg tgatgtgggc
     8161 gggcgaccgc aattcgcgcc ggttccgcta ttttcacgcg gcacgtcatt tcagcgtgca
     8221 tgttctgtct gctgaacagg cagagctgtg ctttggctgt tcaaaagacg cccatgcgtt
     8281 gcgcgatatc gaacatgacc gatgtgtaaa cggcaccccg ctcttgccgg gcagtcttgc
     8341 ccggttcgaa tgcgagcagc acgcctatca cgatgcaggc gatcatgtga tcgtggtggg
     8401 caaagttctg aaagtcagca tggcggatgg agacgcgctg actttctttg ccggaaaact
     8461 cggccaattc gcgcagaact aagcgcgata tgacgactgc ggggcaaacc cgcggctgaa
     8521 caagggagga tccgcatggg cggactggca tcggcgttag cgccgattgc attcgtgaac
     8581 gaaaccgtgc tgcgactggg ccgcgcggtt ggtgtcgttg cgattgcatt catggtgatc
     8641 gcaatcctga tccaggtgtt ctttcgatac gttcttggaa acgctctgcc atggccggac
     8701 gaggctgcgc ggttctgtat gctctggatg acgggcctga tggcgcccac agccttccga
     8761 cgcggaggtt ttgtcgccat cgacatgctg cagcgcttcc tgccgcgcgt gcttggcctt
     8821 tcgctgaatc tattcctgct gctgatctcg ctggccgtcc tgctggttgc agtcaatatc
     8881 ggctggtccg aggtgacggg atttggtggc cggttcgcca ctgcggccct gtatctgccc
     8941 acttctttcg ggttcgacga atggtatcgc attccgcgca gttggatgat ggcgtcactg
     9001 ctggtgggga tcatccttct gatctcggtc aatatcgagc tgatcctgcg gtccatcgtg
     9061 accatgctgg gcggagggca tcttctgcct gagattcccg aagctgcggt gggggctgaa
     9121 taaatgctga tttggttcct acccacattc ctgattttcc tgctgatcgg cctgccggtc
     9181 ttttttgcat tgctggccgc tccgggtatt ttgctgtggc tgagtggcca aaccaacgac
     9241 atcacgctgc tctatcgcaa tgtctataac ggtatggata gcttcccgct gatggcgatc
     9301 cctttcttca tgctggccgg agaactcatg aaccggggcg gcattaccat ccgacttgtg
     9361 gagttcagcc aggccctgat gggccacctg cggggcggcc ttgcgcatgt gaacgtcctc
     9421 agctcgatcc tgttcgcggg cctttcagga tccgctgtcg ccgatacttc ggcgcttggg
     9481 tcaatgctga tcccggcgat ggagaagcaa ggctataccc gcaaatttgc cgccgcgatc
     9541 acggcagcca gttcggtgat cgggccgatc atcccgccct cgggcatcat gatcatctat
     9601 gcctatgtca tgggtgaaag tgtggctgcg ctctttctcg ctggcatcgt gcctggggtc
     9661 atggtcggtg tcggtttgat gctcatgatc aagctgatgg cggatcgcta cgacttcccg
     9721 gtcgccagcc gtaaatacac ttggccggaa cgccgtcagg ccagcctaaa ggcgttcttc
     9781 ccactgatga cccctgtgat catcctgggc ggaatactgg gtggcatctt taccccaacc
     9841 gaggccgccg cagtcgcagt agggtatgcc ttcatcatcg gtttcttcgt cctgcgcaca
     9901 ttgacgtgga aagaagtccc cgaagtgctc agcaatgcag gtatgacctc agctgtcgtc
     9961 ctgttgttgg tcggggcggc aatggccttc aagacggtgg tcagcctcag ccatgcgccc
    10021 gaacaactgg cctcgctgat cctcagcctg tcggaaaacc cgctgatcct gctgttcctg
    10081 atcaacctgc tgctgttcat tgttggaatg ttcctggatg caggccctgc gatcatcatc
    10141 cttggtccga tcctcggtcc gatcttcacc agcctcggtg tagacccgat ccattttgcc
    10201 attatcatga gcgtcaacct gactgtcggt ctggccaccc cgcccatggg gctggtgctg
    10261 ttcgtagccg ccgccgtgtc tcgggaacgg gttgaaacca tcgccaaggc aatcctgccg
    10321 tttctggcgg tcgaaatcat cgtgatcttc ttgatcacat acatccccgc actatccatg
    10381 acgatcccga ggataacggg atttgcaaac tgaactgagt atcacaggga ggaaacgcat
    10441 gctcagaaga tttatcaaaa ccgcagcggt ggccacgtcg ctagtggccg cgtctgcgat
    10501 tgccgcggct gccgccgact acacgctacg cgccacagca aactcgaatg aaaacgacga
    10561 agactatgac ggtctggtcg ttttcaagaa ctacgttgag gcggcctcga acggagccat
    10621 tgaggttgag ctgttcatag gtacgcagct ctgctcgaac ggtgccgagt gtctgcaggg
    10681 tgtggcagac ggtacgatcg acatctacat ctcaacctct ggaggggcct cgggcatctt
    10741 cccttacgtg caggttctgg acctgcctta cctgatggcc gatgaccgca ttgccgaaca
    10801 tgtcctatct ggtgatttca cccggcagat gcgcgacatg gcgctggagg attccggcgg
    10861 tgcgatccgt ctgatgacaa tcggcaatac aggtggctgg cgcaacttcg ccaatacgca
    10921 acgccgtgtt gctgagccgg ctgacatgga aggtctgaaa atccgcaccg tggttgccga
    10981 cttgccgcag gagctggtca aagcactggg tgcatcaccg accccgatcc cgtggccaga
    11041 actgttcacc agcttccaga ccggcgtggt tgagggctcg aaaaacggca tcactgatat
    11101 catgggtatg aagttccctg atgcaggcct gcaatatgtc acgctggatg ggcatgccta
    11161 catgggtgcg ctgtggtgga tgaacaacgc caagttccag gagatgccag aagatatgcg
    11221 ccgcgtggta gtcgacgggt tttatgcgct gcagcaggcg acctttgcct cacccaagcg
    11281 caagtcgatc caggcgtatg aggatttcgt tgccggcggt ggtgaccttt atgtccttac
    11341 acccaaccag aaagctgctt tcaaagaagc cgcaaccccg gtctatgact ggttccagtc
    11401 caatgtggca cgtggtgatg agatctttgt agcgttgact gacgctgtgg cagcagccga
    11461 ggcggatgtt aatgcctcac gtgatgcgga tctgaactga attgttgggc cgggccctgg
    11521 ggtccggccc tcaccgaaac gggtacatcc accctttgta gtcgttgacc agaacatgcg
    11581 ccttctcgat ctgctccggc gacattttct tgaccacttc ctcaaggctg atcgccgcat
    11641 cgggatcgcc gccaatggcg ctgagcgtgt accacatgta ggcccgcacc aaatcaggcg
    11701 cgggcatgcc cagtcccagc tcatagtacc agccgatacc ggactgcgcc ccgggatgtc
    11761 ctttcatcga ggcgcgcagg taccattcaa acgcccgctc ataatcctgt tcgactccaa
    11821 ggcccaaccc gtacatcaca ccgatcagct cctcggcttc ggcattgccg gagcgcgcgg
    11881 cgggcagcaa ttcctcacgc gcggcttcaa actctccggc ctccatcaga tcgcgtgctt
    11941 gttccagttc agccagcgct ggggtcgcga gaaggcacag ggcaaataca aactggcgca
    12001 tggggttgct ttccttttgg caggggctgc ggcagctcag gatctgccgc gcccgctgac
    12061 ggatgacgat ttcatcccct ttgatatgga acaggccgcc atcggtcatc aactgtttta
    12121 cgatccgatc ttgtcgggca accagaacat cagctgtgcc cactgccacc acccggattt
    12181 tggcacctcg gacgggttgt cgctgggcat tggcgagggc gggcaggggc ttggcccaga
    12241 tcgcacgccg ggcaccggag cggacaaaat ccgcaagcgt attccccgca attcgccggg
    12301 gctttggaac cttggggcaa aggaccttca cacggtcttc catgacggtc gcctaagtat
    12361 ctctgacgtc tacggtaacg gcttcaattc gcccgcgcag gagtggttac cggacggctt
    12421 gaattcgctg ctggccgcgc aggcgctttt cccgctgact tcgcagtttg aaatggccgg
    12481 gaatgtggcc gaaaatcagg tcaccggcgc ggtgcatgac cgcatcgaca agggctggcc
    12541 gatcctcgcc aaacgggtac gcaccgatcc gcgctatggg cccgccatgg tcaaggcgtt
    12601 cgaggacatc gacacgaccg aggacatcac gataactcag atcaccaacg cgctggccgc
    12661 gttcatggcg ctggaatggc gcagcaccaa cagcccgttt gatcaatatc tggccggaga
    12721 ccatgccgct ctgacgccag agcaatacga tggtatgacc ttgttctatg gtgaggcagg
    12781 ttgcgcaaac tgccattccg gcccgttgct atcggatcaa aaattccacg cgctgagctt
    12841 gccgccattt ggaccgggca agacccgcca atgggacccc tatgcccgcg acgtgggtca
    12901 tatgggtgaa agcaaccgtc ttgaggacgc ctatcgcttt cgcacaccga tgctgcgcaa
    12961 tgtgacagag acggcgccct atggtcacaa cggtgccttt cccgatctgg aaggcattat
    13021 tcgccaccac ttgaacccat ctcagagcct cgctgcctgg acccctgatt tggccgggct
    13081 gcccaacgtg ccgtggcttg agaatgttga tttcatcgtc tggcaggacc ggtttgagat
    13141 ggagcgtcat cgtcagaaat ttgacatcga accgctggaa ctgaccgatg cccaggtcgc
    13201 agatctggtg gctttcatgg gtgcattgac cgggaccaca ctggatgcgc cactgttcgg
    13261 tgtgccagat gggtttgagc cctagagcca agtctcatag cgtgaaaaca actaatgcgc
    13321 caagtgcgat tgttgagaga aagaatacca agcttcggtc atatcggttc tctacgcgtc
    13381 gccaattctt cagcctgccg aatatgaact cgatccgatt acggcgtttg tagcgacgca
    13441 tatcgtactt caccggtctc tttctctgtt gccaatctgg aatgcacgcg cgtaaacccg
    13501 gtaactgccg tccgactctg acattcggac ggacggtttg ccaccaagga ggtaagcatc
    13561 tattttcttt gaaaaaagtg gtgagccgtg caggattcga acctgcgacc cactgattaa
    13621 aagtcagttg ctctaccaac tgagctaacg gcccactctt tttaggatct cttcgatccg
    13681 cagcactctg taaggtaaat acccgaccgg gttcaagacc ttatttcgta cttcagttcg
    13741 ccgacattca tatgagttca gcgccccgat aggcggccta attaggcagg tgacaaaggg
    13801 gggtcaaccc cttttttcag gaatctacgc gacagggtgg attcatgtcc ggaccggcgt
    13861 tatatgcccg ccatgcaaca gatactcgac accggtttgg cctttatgaa gatgcacggg
    13921 ttgggcaacg actttgtcgt tgtcgatgcg cgcgcgcatg ccgtgccggt caccccggcc
    13981 cttgccaggg gaatcgggca ccggcagtac ggcgtgggat tcgatcagtt ggcggttatc
    14041 gaacgcggtg aagcggatgc gcatctggtg ttctacaatg ccgacgggtc gacttcggct
    14101 gcatgtggca acgccacgcg ctgtatcgcc cggtttttga tgaacgaaac aggcaaatcc
    14161 gaactcacgc tcacaactga acgcggcaca ctacaggccc gcgacgctgg cgatggactg
    14221 acgtcggtga atatggggca cccccaactt ctttggaacg agattcccct ggcggaagag
    14281 atggacacgc tggaactgcc gatagaaggt ggtccaacag cgactggcat gggcaacccg
    14341 cactgcactt tctttgtcga caacgccgag gccattccga tggaagagtt cggcgcgcgt
    14401 tacgaatacc atccactcta tcccgaacgc accaatgttc aggtcgcaca gatagtcgca
    14461 cccgaccgca tccgcatgcg ggtatgggag cgaggagtgg ggatcactct ggcctcgggg
    14521 tcatcatctt gcgccacggc tgttgctgcc tcacgtcgag gcctcactgg gcgtaaggtg
    14581 caagtggatc tggacggcgg cacaatctgg atcgactggc gcgaggatgg ggtctggatg
    14641 acggggccca cagcccatgt gttttcgggc acgctgacgc ctgaatacct gaggtcactg
    14701 gaatgaaccc acccaagttc agcactttgg gctgccgcct gaacgcctat gaaaccgagg
    14761 caatgaaaga gctgtcgcag caggcggggc taacggatgc tgtgatcgtg aacacttgcg
    14821 cggttacggc cgaggccgtc cgcaaggcgc ggcaggagat tcgcaagctg cgccgcgaaa
    14881 acccctcggc acgtctgatc gtcaccgggt gcgcggcgca aaccgagccg cagacctttg
    14941 ctgccatgga cgaagtagac gcagtcatcg gcaacaccga aaagatgaaa ccggatacct
    15001 ggaaaggcat ggccgccgat ttcatcggtc agaccgaggc ggttcaggtt gacgacatca
    15061 tgtctgtcac ggaaaccgcc gggcatctga ttgatggctt cggaacccgc tcacgcgcct
    15121 atgtacaggt tcagaatggc tgcgatcatc gctgcacctt ctgtattatc ccgtacggcc
    15181 ggggcaattc tcgcagcgtc cctgcgggcg ttgtggtgga tcagatcaaa cgattggtcg
    15241 ataggggcta caacgaagtt gttctgaccg gggtcgatct gacctcatgg ggcgcggatc
    15301 tgcccgctca gccgaaactg ggcgatctcg tgatgcgcat ccttaaactg gtgcccgatc
    15361 tgtctcgcct gcgcatcagc tcaatcgact cgatcgaagt cgacgagaac ctgatgcacg
    15421 ccatcgcgac cgagccgcgc ctgatgcccc atttacatct gtccttgcag catggcgacg
    15481 atctgatcct gaagcgcatg aaacgccgcc acctgcgcga agatgcgatt cgtttcactg
    15541 aagacgccat caaactacga cccgacatga cttttggcgc ggacatcatc gctggcttcc
    15601 cgaccgagtc cgagactcat ttcgagaatt ccctcaagct cgtcaccgag tgcaacctga
    15661 cctggctgca tgtattcccc tattccaaac gcgaaggcac tccggcagcc cgcataccgc
    15721 aacagatcaa cggcaatgtc atcaaacaac gcgccgcgcg cctacgcgcc gccggcgatg
    15781 cacaagtcat caagcatctg acggcacaga tcggcaaaac ccacaatatc ctgatggaaa
    15841 atcccacaat gggccgcacc gaacaattca ccgaagtaac cttcggcaac gcccaacccg
    15901 aaggcgagat cgtaatcgcg acgatccggg ggcacagcaa agctcaatta caagtgtgat
    15961 ccgttcttca tctggcccaa aatacctcgg ggatgaattg gccgcaggcc aagaaggggc
    16021 tggccccttc cacaccatcg caacaaaaaa acccccgtca ccgtgatggc gcgggggttt
    16081 agtttttagt tatacgtcga ccttagtcca gacgtttgcc ctttatcggt gcccacaggc
    16141 gcttgttcac aaggtacagc aggacagaca gaactgttag gaacagaacg ccgacaaaac
    16201 cggcattctt gcgctccatc atctttggtt cggcggtcca catcaggaac gctgaaacgt
    16261 cttcagacat tgcctcaacc gtagctggat gtccgtctgc aaattcaacc tgatcttccg
    16321 acagcggtgg agccatggaa atccaaccgc cggggaaggc cttgttctca tagagaatag
    16381 taccggcctc ttctttttct tcaccggtat agccatccag aagcgaggca atgtactccg
    16441 cgccacccat acctttgacc agctggttga tgcccagacc gtaaggacca tggaaaccgg
    16501 cgcgggcctt cgccatcagg ctcaggtcag gcgcaccgac accggtattg gccgggaagt
    16561 ggtcggtcgg gattgccggg cggaaatcgt ccagctcggg atcgaacacc tcgaagttgt
    16621 cggccgcgta ggtgatgacc tgctcttccg agtaccccag atcttcaagg gtccgaagtg
    16681 gcacatattg cagaccatgg caggccgcgc agacctcggt atagatctgc aggccgcgct
    16741 ggagctggtt ctgatcccag gttccgaagg ggccttcaaa cgagaagtgg aagtcttcga
    16801 tgtgctgctc accgccacct gccgcaaagg tcgaggcggg cgcaagggcc agagcgaacg
    16861 cggcaccgat tgcaagtttc ttgaacatgt ttccggtccc tcttcttact cggccggcgt
    16921 ggcttcggcg tcagccttgc cataatgcgc gttgaagtct tcttcgatgg tttccggctg
    16981 cgcctcaggc ttttcaatga cacccaggat cggcaggatt acgaagaaat aggcgaacca
    17041 gtaggcggac gcgatcagcg agaaggtcgc atagggctct tccgcaggca tcgcacccag
    17101 ccacatcagg gcaaagaagt cgatgaccag cagatagaac caccatttga acatcgggcg
    17161 atacttgccc gaacgcacgg tcgaggtgtc cagccagggc gccagtgcca tcgccaggat
    17221 cgcaccgaac atcgccagaa caccaaagaa cttggcgtcg atgatgccac cggtgatgaa
    17281 gctggcgaat tgcacaaccc agacctcacc ggtgaaagcc cgcaggatcg cgtagaacgg
    17341 caggaagtac cattcaggaa cgatatgcgc aggtgtaacc agcgggttgg cttcgatgta
    17401 gttatccggg tggcccagat agttcggcat gtagcccacg atggcccaga acacgaccag
    17461 aatgactgcc agagcgaaca gatccttgat cacgaagtag ggccagaacg gcagagtgtc
    17521 tttctcggcc tcggctttag aaccgcgacg aacctcaaca cccgtggggt tgttgttgcc
    17581 ggtggtgtgg aaggcccaga tatgcacgat caccagcgct gcaatgacaa acggcagcag
    17641 gtagtgcagc gagaagaagc ggttcagcgt ggcgttatcc accgcaggtc cgcccagcag
    17701 ccaggtctgg atcgcctcac ccacaaacgg gatcgcgcca aacaggccgg tgatcacggt
    17761 cgcaccccag aaagacatct gaccccaggg cagaacgtag cccatgaagg cggtgcccat
    17821 catcatcagg taaatcagca tcccgatgat ccacgtgatc tcacgcgggg ctttgtacga
    17881 gccgtagaac aggccgcgga agatgtggat gtagaccgcg acaaagaaca gcgacgcgcc
    17941 attcatgtgc agataccgca gcatatagcc gccgttcacg ttgcgcatga tgtgttcgat
    18001 gctggcaaag gccagatcaa catgcggggt gtagtgcatc accagaacga taccggtgac
    18061 aatctgcagc gccaggcaga acgccaggac gatgccccag atccaccacc agttcaggtt
    18121 cttgggggtc gggatcatca gggtgtcata aagcaggccg acgatgggca gacggctgtt
    18181 cagccacttc tcgccatttg tcttcggctc gtaatgatcg tggggaattc cggacataag
    18241 ttgggtctcc cttagccgag cttgatggtg gtggcgtcta cccattcaac gggcggaatg
    18301 ggcaggtttt caggcgcggg gcctttccga atacgaccgg caaggtcgta gtgcgagccg
    18361 tggcaggggc agaaccagcc gccaaagtcg cccgcatcgc ccagaggcac acaacccagg
    18421 tgggtgcaaa cgcccatttg aacgatccat gcgcccggtg cttcgccttc aggtgagggc
    18481 atgacacggt ttgcgtcagt tgctggcgca tcagggttca ggttgaagtt gcgggccagc
    18541 ggatcgggca gagcgtctac gccttctgca tcctgttcct gcgcttcctg aatttcggcg
    18601 cctgtgcggt gacgaatgaa aaccggctta cccagccatt tcacggtcaa ctgcgtgccc
    18661 ggctcaaccc cgctcacgtc ctgacggatc gaggacaatg cctggacgtc tgccgatggg
    18721 ttcatttgat ttaccagggg ccaaacggca gccccggtgg caacgacacc tgcgccgcca
    18781 gcgacgtagt agaggaaatc tctgcgggtg ccttcgtggt cttcagcttg ggacacgagg
    18841 ttatctccga ttatctggcg cccgcgaacg ggcataaagc tcgcgcaccg cacaagtgcg
    18901 gcgtcataaa cggggtatct atcggggaga atagagttcg tccagcgctc ttaaacgcgc
    18961 aatacgccgc atctaagcat tcatgtcacg gtgaaagggc aaaatttcaa tctcaaatgc
    19021 agattttgac cctcagagcg gcgaattggc gccaggcagg tgggacgtga ttcggcatcg
    19081 acccgcgcta gtagatccct gaacagaaat cttctcatcc tatgggaacg ccgccgattt
    19141 cacgtgcatc tctaccttag gaacactgta ttccttctat ttaagcgcga tacgatttct
    19201 cttaaattat taatataaaa tagatatttc aaacacgtga ttatctgcca gaattttatt
    19261 gcactctata cgggaatacg tgaaaggcca caggcgcaat attcccagcc ggagatgttc
    19321 aatgctcaaa atagcagcaa ccgtagtttt tgtttcgttt ctgacttcag tacaggcgat
    19381 cgcagccggc gatccggcga aaggcgaaca gctctataac agatgctctt cgtgccatgc
    19441 gatcatcaaa aatggcgagg ttctggtcaa aggcggcatc accgggccga atctctttgg
    19501 cgtagttggc cgcaccgctg gaactgagaa cgattatctt tatggaagtg aacgtttgcc
    19561 catcgggatg ttcaccgacg acatgatccg cgccgggcaa gaagggcttg tgtggactga
    19621 agaaaacatc gccgcctatt ctcgggatcc gatcgggttc atcaaggaat atctggatga
    19681 tgacaccgcc cgcccgaaca tgagcgtcaa gctgaaaaaa ggcgcagatg acatcgctgc
    19741 ttatctcgcc acattcagcg ctcaatgaat ggaaggcgag aacgcgtgcc tcaggccttg
    19801 cgcatcaacg aggccaagcg cgccacctcg ctgccaagtc ctgctgagtg cacgtgatca
    19861 gccgcgcgat gtcgcgcctc atcgggtttg ttctgattca gcttccaagt gccgtcgaca
    19921 tccgagatca tgagtcggca gggaacgatc atgcgcatca ttctatccag cgcgtctggt
    19981 gtcatcttag acgccaacca tggcggcttt ggcagcaggc gattttcaaa gtctgccgcc
    20041 tgccggtcga gcagatttcg cagctcgtcc gttggccgca tctcaagcac accagtcaga
    20101 tgcaccgcta catagttcca ggtcggcact tgatcatcga cttcgtacca gtcaggcgag
    20161 atatacccat ccggccctaa cacagcgatc ttcgcaggtt gcggctgttt cagcgcccta
    20221 acaatcggat ttgaccggac cagatgcagg tcagccgatg aagcatcctc gttcagaaga
    20281 aagggaacgt ggcttaacaa cggtgcatcc gatgtcgaca ccgccagaac accaaaggcg
    20341 cggtcacgcg caaactcgat gtgacgctcg cgcgtctcgg cgcgaaaggt gggattggga
    20401 tgcatattcg tcctcctgcc aatttctctt gcagaagcga tatctccttg gcaaggtccc
    20461 actcgttctc agggcggggc gaaattcccc accggcggta tgcgggcatg acccgtaagc
    20521 ccgcgagcgg ccccggtctc cggggtgtca gcagatctgg tgagaagcca gagccgacgg
    20581 ttacagtccg gatgaaagag aacgtgcagc acgccggtaa tgcggtgtgc ctgctcgtga
    20641 tcgccttggg tgacgtgtct gttacgaaag gagatcatga tgacacacac ccgctatgct
    20701 tttgtcaaag ccaactggca ttcagatatc gtggatcgcg cgctggatgg gtttctcgaa
    20761 ctgatttcag ccgatcaggt tgatgtcttc gacgttccgg gcgctttcga gatgcccctg
    20821 ctggcccgtg acctggcgca aacggggcgc tacgccgccg tagcctgcgc tgcctttgta
    20881 gtggatggcg gcatctaccg gcatgacttc gtcgcacaag cggttgtcga tggcttgatg
    20941 cgggccgggc tcgattcagg tgttccggtc ctgtcggtct cgctgacacc gcatcagtat
    21001 caggaaacgg atcaccacaa cgccatctat cgcgcgcatt tcatcgaaaa agggcgcgag
    21061 gcagctcatg cagcgctcaa gatcaacgca acccgcgcca tggtggctca agccgcctga
    21121 tttattccaa tcgcgccgcc cacagggcgg cgcttgcttc tctgcaaatg caaatccgct
    21181 tgaggaccaa ggcactcccc gctaatcacg tcgctcaaag gagcatgccc catgtcgatg
    21241 aacagttttg gccacctctt ccgcgttacc acctggggtg aaagccacgg gcccgccttg
    21301 ggggccacgg tcgacggctg ccccccgggc gttgagatta atgaagcgat gatccagcac
    21361 tggctggata agcgcaaacc gggtcagaac aaattcacca cccaacggcg tgagcccgat
    21421 caggtgaaga tcctatctgg cgtattcgaa ggccagacaa ccggtacacc tgtgcagctg
    21481 ataatcgaga acaccgatca acgctcaaaa gactacggcg acatcatgga caagttccgt
    21541 ccgggacacg ccgacatcac atactggcag aagtacggga tccgtgacta tcgcggcggc
    21601 gggcgcagtt cggcgaggga aacggcatca cgtgtggcgg ccggaggact cgcgcgtgag
    21661 gctatcaaac agatcgctcc gaatgttcaa atcaccggtt atatgaccca gatcggtccg
    21721 cacaagatcg accgtgccaa tttcgactgg tcgcagatcg aacagaatcc attctggacg
    21781 cccgacgcca aagcagccga agattgggcc gcttatctgg acgacctgcg caaatccggc
    21841 aactcggtcg gcgcagtggt cgaagtggtc gcgcgcggcg ttccggcggg gctcggcgcg
    21901 ccggtttatg ccaagttaga cactgatctg gctgcagcca tgatgtcgat aaacgccgtt
    21961 aaaggggtcg aaatcggtga aggcatggcc gccgccgaac tgaccggcga ggccaatgct
    22021 gacgagatat tcatgggaca ggacggccct caatacagct cgaaccacgc tggcggtatt
    22081 ctgggcggca tttcgaccgg ccaggatctt gtggtgcgct ttgcggtcaa gccgacctcg
    22141 tccattctga ccacccgcaa gaccatcacc aaatccggcg aagagaccga gatcattacc
    22201 aaaggccgcc acgacccctg cgtcggcatc cgcgccgttc cggtaggtga ggcaatgatg
    22261 gcttgcgtga tccttgatca cctgctcctg caccgtggtc aaatcggcga gaaccgtgga
    22321 cagattggct gatctgcgcg cttcgctgcg cgctgtcgtc aggcaacgga tgcagacgga
    22381 tccggcgcat gatctggcgc acctggatcg ggtttgggtt aatgcgcagg cgattgcgga
    22441 tgatgaaacc aacccgcgtg tcttgctggc ggcgtgttat ctgcatgatc tgatcaacct
    22501 gtcaaaagat gatccggatc ggcatctggc ctcgatgcga tccgccgctg aatcagagcc
    22561 tattcttgaa gaattcggct attccaccac tgaaattgga gccgtgcagc acgcgattgc
    22621 cgcccatagc ttttcggcta acatccagcc cgaaacaccc gaagcgcgaa tattacggga
    22681 tgccgatcgt ctggatgcgt tgggtgctat cggtatcgcc cgcaactttt cagtatcggg
    22741 cgccctggga cgcacccttt atgacccgtc agatccgttt gccgaaaacc gtttgccgaa
    22801 tgacctgatt ttttcaatcg atcactggca aataaaattg ctgcgcttac ccaatgatat
    22861 gctgacggaa aaaggcaggg ccatcgcgca ggaccgagcc gcgcggatga ttaggtttct
    22921 aaaggacctg tcagaggaaa ttggagctca gcttccacta gactggtcca atctctgata
    22981 cgtcaacttt ggccagttga tctttccgcc tcaaaggcgc aggttcgcga ccatggcgaa
    23041 atccttaaca tcacatcgtc cggcattggc cgtggcgctc aagctcagtg cgctcgtgct
    23101 gttcacgacg atgtctgcat tggtcaaggc tttgtcagat gatttcccgc cgggagagat
    23161 ggtgtttttc cgctcgcttt tcgcgattcc ggttatcatc gcctggcttg tctggcgagg
    23221 agagctggtg cacggctttg tcgtcaagaa gccgatgggc catttctggc gcggggttct
    23281 gggaacctcg gccatggggc tgacctttac tggtcttagc ctgttgccgc tgcccgaggt
    23341 aaccgccatc ggatatgcaa ccccgatctt cacgctgatt ctggctgcaa tcatgttggg
    23401 cgagcggata cgaatgattc gtatcggggc cgtcgcgctt ggccttgtcg gcgttctgat
    23461 catgatctgg ccccggctgg gttcaggcac tgccgaaacc gccgcaacaa taggtgcgct
    23521 ttgcgtgctg gctgcaaccg ttgcccgtgc ctttgtgcag atacatattc gacaactggt
    23581 acaggtggat catcccgccg caatcgtgtt ctatttctct ctcacagcga ccttgctttc
    23641 gggtctcaca gtgttttggg gctgggttat cccgacatgg gagcaagccg cattgctggt
    23701 gacaatcggc ctgatcggcg gagtggcgca gattctggtg acctcgtcct acaagtttgg
    23761 acaagcgtca atgctggcac cttatgacta caccacaatg ctgttcgcca ttgtcattgg
    23821 ttatttctgg ttcgatgagt tgccaaccct ggtgatgctg ggcggcgcgg cgttggtgat
    23881 tgcaggcaac gtcgtggtga tcctgcgtga acgacaactt ggccttgatc ggaccaaagc
    23941 gcgatcagca acggatccca aagcctgact ttacctttcg caatctttcc ctagtttggg
    24001 tcgcgataca cctatgaggt ttcccgatga gcgacgcaca gaaccacaaa gaaaagatgc
    24061 aagaggtgca agccaagcac cgcaagaaag tctcggaagc ggtcgatccc ggccggggac
    24121 tggtgctgat caatacaggt aagggcaagg gaaaatcctc ggctgcattt ggcgtggtga
    24181 tccgggcatt gggctggggc cagaaagtgg ctgtggttca gttcatcaag ggcaagtgga
    24241 aaaccggtga gcgcaggttc tttgaggaac gcgacctggt cacctggcac acgatgggcg
    24301 aagggtttac ctgggatacg caggaccgcg agcgcgacat cgcggcagcg acttcggcct
    24361 tcaacaaggc ctgtgatctg atgaaaagcg gcgactacga tctggttgtc ctcgacgaga
    24421 tcaatatcgc cctgcgctac gaataccttt cagtagacac tgttattgaa gggcttcaga
    24481 cccgatcaga caaaaccagt gtgttcctga ctggccggga tgccccgcaa gccctcaggg
    24541 actatgcgga tctggtaacc gagatgaccg aagaaaaaca cccgttccaa gccggcatca
    24601 aagcccaacg tggtgtggat ttctaggccc gcgcaccacc ctcattcagc gcgcgcatcg
    24661 aatcgcgcct gactgcgtac atcgttgcgg ctgagcgttc ttcgagcgcc cggcagcgct
    24721 cggcgttgca ggtcttgtga tcgagatagg ccgcgacttc tgaggttagc gcgtcgcaat
    24781 cacacgatgc acagcaggga tcggccatca gttcttcaaa tcgatcacgc aatcgcgggc
    24841 tcctttggtc gttcccgggg cgatggcggg ctttcacatc tgcttttgct gagcccacag
    24901 atcgccccgg aaccagttgc ttgatggtgt catctggcgt tgcgctatat ctgatggttt
    24961 ttgtcggaaa attcaagcct gaaaatctga tgcaacaggg gcgacccatt gggcaaattt
    25021 ggccttatta gtgtctaaaa caaaaaaagg ccatccggat gcccgcatgg cccagctgat
    25081 cgctacggtt ctgactcact tcaaacaata gcgctctgtt cgggcgcgct gagcgagatc
    25141 accacaacga ctgcggcccc gttcacccag tagaacaacg catcaagccc agaaaatcca
    25201 aacaggctgg gcgcaaacag gaacgtgacg ccgacaagca gatcaacagc caagtggaac
    25261 ttgtatggca gaacccgcca aatcccaagg tgatggtctg tcagaacggt cagtacgaat
    25321 gctgcaatgc cggtcacaac ggacagccag agtgccagcg ggttggactg gcccagcccc
    25381 agtacaaaag gcaaaaccat cagcgcaatc gcaaccgggt agtcaagata ggcatggaca
    25441 gagcgggtga caaaacgcag ggacatgtga acttcctttc ttcaatcagt gatgatcaaa
    25501 gattaggggc gcgtgattga acgcaacatc tcagttcgtt ttgcatttat tgcagatcgt
    25561 tcgattgatc tgtacgatta gtgcatcgca cggtacgcgg cgggcgacag tccgacctgc
    25621 ttcttgaaca cgcgtgaaaa cgcagcctcg gacgcgtatc ccacttctgc tgcggcatcc
    25681 gcaacgttcc agcgattttc ggtcaaccca tggcacgcga tctgcatccg ccagtccgtc
    25741 aggtactgca tcggggtagt ccccatcttt tgtgagaaaa gctgcgcaaa tgcggtgcgt
    25801 gacattgctg cttctcgcgc gagcatcgca acgctccact cctgcgccgg agactggtga
    25861 aatgctgtca gcgcccgcga gatgcgcgga tcggcaaatc cggcaagcgc ggcatcatga
    25921 ggactttgat gttcaaggta tgcccggatc gcttgcgcaa acagcacttc ggacagtttc
    25981 agcgcgatca ggtcaccgcc gatacgagca ccggacactt cagatccgat catacgcaat
    26041 gtcgcctcga tccaggcacc cgcttcttca ccgtaattct cgatcagtat aaaaggtggc
    26101 aaccggtcga tcagcatatg accggttccg tttcgcccgg ctggcccggt gaatgagaaa
    26161 tgtccgcaaa tcagttgcgt atcgcgctcg tcttcctcac cgccataaac caggacacca
    26221 tcgcctttgt agcctgacag ctctaacacc cgctcaaggg gcaaggcatc atagggtttg
    26281 acttcattac acagcagcgc atgcggcgca ccgtggggaa taagaatcag atcaccctgc
    26341 cgcaaccgca aggtctcgcc ggttgttggc aggtgcacct tcaattcacc gcgttgcaca
    26401 aagtgaaacc gggccacgtt ctcgaagccc ggcacctgta tcccaaacgg cggagtaaag
    26461 gatgtgcgga aataaaatgt gccacgcaga gacaggcgtg taaggatatc gctgagaaga
    26521 tctaacatga gccaacgata cggcttggcc cggcagcgtc cataccttcg aacgatctgc
    26581 atgcatattt gcatgatctg caatcaaaac ccccgcctga gcgggggttc aatacggtgt
    26641 taacttacgc gcggaccaat ttctcgtaat cttcggcgat ttcgcgggtc agatcgccaa
    26701 cctcgaaggt ataatcgccg atctgcccga caggtgtaac ctcggctgca gtgccagtca
    26761 gccagcattg ctcgaaatcg gccatctcct cgggacggat ccgacgttca tgaacagtga
    26821 tgcccttgtc tttcagcatc tggatcaccg tctgacgagt gatgccgttg aggaagcaat
    26881 cggccagcgg ggtgtgcact tcgccatcct taacgaagaa gacatttgcc cccgtcgcct
    26941 cggcgacatt gccattataa tccatgaaca aagcgtccga gcagcctttg gcctcagctt
    27001 tgtgtttgga aatggtgcag atcatgtaaa gacctgctgc cttggcatgg actggaatgg
    27061 tttccggact gggtcgtttc cactcggcga tgtccaactt ggcgccttgc atcttagcgt
    27121 caccgtaata ggcaccccaa ggccaaacag cgatggccat ccgaaccgga ttcttggcgg
    27181 acgccacacc catatcctcg cccgagccac gccagaccag cgcacgtata tacgcatctt
    27241 gaagaccact ggctttgagc gcttcttcct tggcggcctc gatctcatcg accgagtatg
    27301 gcatcggcat atccagcgcc tctgccgacg cgatcaggcg ttcggaatgc tcgcggcttt
    27361 tgaagatctt gccgttgtaa gcgcgctcac cctcgaacac cgaagacgca taatgcatcg
    27421 cgtgggacag gatgtgcaca ttggcctcac gccagggcac caattcgcca tccatccaga
    27481 tgacaccgtc gcgatcgtca tatccagcca tgcgaaacct cctgaagcgg tcgatatttc
    27541 cgaatgttgc gccgcttagg tccgtatcgg acacaatgtt gcgcaaaaac tgcgattcga
    27601 tacctgcgcg ctcttggaat gtcaataagg ctgacataaa gtcaggttat attgcgaatg
    27661 aggcccaaca tgaccgacat ccgtcccgcc ccggtctttg gcggagaaag cctgttgttt
    27721 ctgacagatg aacaactgag gcagggcatc gaggccatgt tttttgccta tcgaggtttt
    27781 accgctgatc ctgatcgcat cctgactgaa ttggcctatg gtcgggcgca tcaccgggcc
    27841 atccacttta tcaaccgagc gccgggaacg acggtgaaca atctgctggc catattgggt
    27901 gtcacgaagc aatcgctgaa tcgcgtcttg cgcagcctga ttgaagatgg gttggtcgaa
    27961 agccgggtcg gaacagtgga caaacgcgaa cgccacctat ttctgacgga taaaggaaag
    28021 gcactcgagg ccaaactatc tgacgcccag cgcgcccgga tgcgtgcggc ctacaaagat
    28081 gcgggccccg aagcggtggc cgggtttcgc aaagtgcttg aagcgatgat ggatgctgat
    28141 atgcgtcgtg catatacgaa actgcgggat acgacttcat gagcgaaatg gacgcccatc
    28201 ttctgatcgt cgacgatgac gagcgtattc gtgatttgct caagaaattc ctgatgcgca
    28261 gcggttttct tgtaaccgcg gcgcgggatg cagcgcacgc acggcgggtt ttgtcggggc
    28321 tcgatttcga cttgattgta ctggatgtga tgatgcccgg cgaagacggc gttagcctga
    28381 cccgatccct gcgcgacacc cattccaccc cgatcctgct tttgacggcc aagggcgaga
    28441 ccgagcatcg gattgccggg cttgaggcgg gcgcggatga ctatctggcc aagccattcg
    28501 agccgaaaga gttgctgctg aggatcaacg ccattctgcg tcggatgcca gagacatctg
    28561 cacaggacac ggcggcgaag attctacatc ttgggcccat tcgctatgat atcgaacgcg
    28621 gtgagatgtg gcagggcgaa gacccggtgc gcctaaccgc gaccgaaagc cagttgatga
    28681 aaatattctc ggctcaaccc ggcgaaccga tcagccgagc caagctggtc gaagatctgg
    28741 ggcgtgacaa aggtcaggca caggagcgcg ctgtggacgt acagatcacc cgcttgcgtc
    28801 ggaagcttga gcaagatccg aagcaacccc ggtatctgca gaccgtacgg ggtgcagggt
    28861 atatgttggc accggattga ttttgccgct gcgcggcgat cttaagcctt cggcgaaggt
    28921 atttttagcc agatgaagat gggatcctga tgaaaaccgc cctattgacc catgcagatt
    28981 gtttgcacca tgtgacacct gagggacatc cggaacgggt tgcgcggttg gagcatatcc
    29041 tgcatgcgct tgaggggctg gatcttcagc gtgtgacggc gccgttggcg gcggatgatg
    29101 atctgctaag ggtgcatccg cagaaccata tcagcgatat tctcgaccat aggcccccgg
    29161 atgggttcaa gcagattgat ggggatacgt tcatgtctcc gggatctgtt gatgcggcct
    29221 atcgtgcggc gggcgcggtg gtgcgggccg ttgatttggt actgaccggc gaagcgccga
    29281 acgcgttttg cgctattcgg cctccggggc atcatgccga gaccgagacg gccatggggt
    29341 tctgtctgtt tgggaatgcc gcgctggctg caaagcacgc gttggatcat cacgggttga
    29401 accgcgtggc agtggtggat ttcgacgtgc atcatggcaa tggcacgcaa gacctgctgt
    29461 gggatgagaa acgcgctttg gtgattacca gccagcagat gcccttgtgg ccgggctcgg
    29521 gccgcccgga tgagaccggt gcttatgaga ccgttttgaa cataccattg gctccgggca
    29581 cgggtggggc cgagatgcgg ggagcctatg aggcgcaagc ctttccgcgt ctgcgggcgt
    29641 tcaggccgga actgatcatt atatccgctg ggtttgatgc gcatcaggat gatccgttgg
    29701 ccaatctcaa ttggtccacg ggcgatttcg cctggatcac ggcggagctg tgcaagattg
    29761 ccgatgaagt gtgtgatggc cgtatcgtct cgactctgga aggcggttat gatctgaacg
    29821 cattggccga ggcgacacgc gcccatgtgg aagaactgat aaaggcagca cgatgaccga
    29881 taccccagtt gaacagatga cgttcgaaca agcgatgaaa gagcttgagg ccgtggttgg
    29941 ccagttggaa cgtggtgatg tggcgctgga tcaatcgatt gcgctgtacg aacgtggcgc
    30001 cgcattgaag aagcgctgcg aggatgagtt gaagcgtgct gaggaaaaag tggccgcgat
    30061 cactctggac gcagatggcc agccaaccgg gacgacgcct gtcgaaggtc agtaaatgtt
    30121 tcgtgaaaag ctggcacagg atgccgcgct gattcagagc catttcgatc tggttctgag
    30181 cgcgttggat gatctggatg tgacacgggc catggcctat gccaccgtgg gcggcaagcg
    30241 tctgcgaggg tttctggtat tggaaagcgc gcggttgctt ggcgtcgata cagctcgggc
    30301 aatctggcca gcgacaggta tcgaagcgct gcatgcatac tctctggtcc atgacgacct
    30361 gccttgcatg gatgatgacg acctgaggcg tggacgcccg acggtgcacg tgaaatggga
    30421 tgagggcacc gccgttctgg ccggggatgc gctgcagaca cttgcgtttg agctttgcgc
    30481 tcgaccagag gttggaaacg ctgaaatacg cgctgaactg gctctaacgc tggcaaaagc
    30541 gagcggcgca cagggtatgg ttctgggtca ggcgctggat atcgccgctg agacggcggc
    30601 ggagccgctg acactggatg agattacaca tctgcaagcg ggcaagaccg gtgcgttgat
    30661 cgaatggtcc gcctgcgcgg gtgcgcgatt ggcgcaggcc gatcccaccc ccttgcgcca
    30721 atatgcccag gcgcttgggc ttgcctttca gatcgcggat gacattttgg atgtcgaagg
    30781 agatgccgaa aaggccggaa agcggctgca gaaagacgcc gaggcgggca aagcgacctt
    30841 tgtctcgcta ctgggtctgg acgccgccag atcccgtgca attgagcttg tggatcaggc
    30901 ttgtgctgcg ctggacgaac atggccccgc tgcagaaacc ttgaagcagg ctgcccgctt
    30961 cgttattgcc cgggacagct aagccaggaa cgccaaatgt ctgaccgccc aaatacgccc
    31021 ttgttggacc ttgtgagccg cccagcagat ctgaagcagt tttcagatgc gcagttgcat
    31081 caggtcgcac atgagttgcg ggccgagact atttcggcag tgtcggtgac cggagggcat
    31141 ctgggcgcgg gtctgggtgt cgtcgagctg accacggcgc tgcacgcggt attcgacacg
    31201 ccacgagaca agatcatctg ggacgtaggt caccagtgtt atccgcacaa gattctgaca
    31261 gaacgccggg accgaattcg cacccttcgc acaaaagacg gcctgagcgg attcaccaag
    31321 cgcagtgaaa gcgcctatga tccattcggc gctgcacatt ccagtacctc gatcagtgcc
    31381 gcgttaggct ttgctgtcgc gcgtgatctg ggcggcgtta cgcctgaagg gctgggcgat
    31441 gcgatcgctg tgatcggcga tggctctatg tccgccggca tggcctttga ggcgatgaac
    31501 aacgcaggcc acctgaagaa acgcttgatc gtaattctca atgacaatga gatgagcatt
    31561 gcaccgccgg tgggtgccct atcgaactat ctatcgcgca tctatgccga agaaccgttt
    31621 cacgatctga aagctgctgc caaaggtgcg gtgtcgttgc tgccggaacc cttccgcgaa
    31681 ggggcaaagc gcgccaagga tatgctgaaa ggcatggcta tgggtgggac gctatttgaa
    31741 gagctcggct tttcctatct tggcccgatc gacgggcatg atctggacca gttgctgccg
    31801 gttctgcgtg cggtcaaggc gaaggcaagc ggaccgatcc tgatccatgt gctgaccaag
    31861 aaaggcaagg ggtatgcccc cgccgaacag gcccgcgaca agggtcacgc gaccgccaag
    31921 ttcgatgtgg tgacgggcga gcagaaaaag gcgccttcga acgcgccttc ctatacctcg
    31981 gtctttggca agacgctggt cgatgaagca gcgcgggatg acaagatcgt cgcggttaca
    32041 gccgcgatgc cggacggtac cgggctgaac ctgtttgccg agcgctatcc gtcgcgctgt
    32101 ttcgacgttg cgattgccga acagcatggc gtgaccttct cggctgcgct ggccgccggg
    32161 ggcatgaaac cattctgtgc gatgtattcg acattcctgc agcgtggcta tgatcaggtt
    32221 gtgcatgatg tggcgatcca acgcctgccg gtgcgatttg ccatcgaccg tgcgggtctg
    32281 gttggggcag acggtgcgac ccatgcgggg tcgtttgata ttgcttacat ggccaacctt
    32341 ccgggtatgg ttgtcatggc ggctgcagat gaggccgaat tgatgcacat ggtcgccact
    32401 gcggtggcac atgacgatgg cccgatcgct ttccggtatc ctcgcggcga aggagcgggc
    32461 gttgatctgc ccgagcgcgg agaagtattg gagatcggca agggccggtt gatccagaaa
    32521 ggtgcccggg tggcgctgct gtctttcggt acgcggctgg ccgaggtgca gaaagcagca
    32581 gaggcgctat cggcgcgcgg gatcaagccc accatcgccg atgcacgctt tgccaaaccg
    32641 ctggatcggg acctgatcct tgatctggct gccaatcacg aggcactgat ctccatcgag
    32701 gaaggggcca tcggcggctt tggcagccat gttgcacaat tgcttgcgga tgagggcgtg
    32761 tttgacgaag ggttgaagta tcgctcgatg gtgctgccgg atatcttcat cgatcaggcg
    32821 agcccggcgg atatgtacgc cgtcgcagga atgaacgcag aacagatcga ggcaaaggtt
    32881 ctctcggttc ttggcgttgc tacaatcggt gagaaacgcg cctgatattc gggtgttgcc
    32941 gcccctggat gctgaaaaaa taagcagttc aaaaatgatc taggtcaatt ccttacacgc
    33001 tgtgctacgc taacacccga gtcaggcagg ccaacccctg tcgatcactc aaaggtcgcg
    33061 agcgaatgaa caagctagcc agccgacgcg cattcctgaa agggaaagtg ctgcgcgagg
    33121 atacatcagc catccaccca ccgggtgcgg tgaccgagtt tcttgagctt tgcactcaat
    33181 gcgacgaatg ccgcgaggcc tgccctaaag atatcatccg tttcgacgcg caaggctggc
    33241 ctgttgtgca attggacgca ggcccctgca ctttttgcgg tgattgcgcc aatgcttgcc
    33301 cgaccggggc gctgaatcct gaacacgtgg ctgattggcc ttggcgcgct gcggtgtcgg
    33361 cctcttgcct gtcgatgaat ggtgtcagct gtcgggtttg tcaggatgtc tgcgaccaca
    33421 acgcgatccg ctttcggctg caaaccggtg gtcgtgctga accccaactc gacaccgata
    33481 tttgcaccgg ctgtggcgct tgtgccagcg cctgtcctgc cggttctgtc agctttgaac
    33541 gccacacccc gcccactcag gaggtagcct tatgaatatc tgtggatgcc tcgtccatgt
    33601 agcccccgaa accacgcaga gtgcacaggc cgcgattgca agtacaaacg gggcagaagt
    33661 tcacgcggca tccgaggatg gccgcattgt tgttgtggtc gaggatacgc cggaaaaaat
    33721 ggcgtccgag acgatcatgg atctgcacca gatcccgggt gtgatctctc tgaccctgac
    33781 ctaccatcat ttcgaagacc tcgcggagac ccgtccgcac cttaacgctt ctcgccagat
    33841 ctaaagccgg agacccatgt catgaccatc tctgaatccc gccggacctt cttgaaatca
    33901 accgccgccg ctgcgacagc atcagccgca ggacttcccc ttgcgaccgg acaagccagc
    33961 gctcaggtcg gcaaccctga tatccgttgg gacaaagccg cctgccggtt ctgcggcacc
    34021 ggatgctcgg ttctggttgg caccaaagac gggcgcgtgg tcgctaccca aggcgacccg
    34081 gatgcgccgg tgaaccgcgg tctgaactgt atcaagggct atttcctgtc caagatcatg
    34141 tacggcaaag accgcctgac cacgccgatg ctgcgcaaaa ccaacggcga atatgacaag
    34201 aacggtgagt tcgagcccgt cagctgggac gaagccttcg acgtcatggc tgccaagtgg
    34261 aaagaggcat tggccaagaa aggcccgacc agcgttggca tgttcggttc gggccagtgg
    34321 accgtttggg agggctacgc tgctgccaag atgatgaaag ccggtttccg atccaacaac
    34381 atcgacccca acgcgcgcca ttgtatggcc tcggcggttg tcggcttcat gcgcaccttc
    34441 ggcattgatg aaccaatggg ctgctatgac gatttcgagc acgcagacac attcgtgctc
    34501 tggggctcga acatggccga gatgcacccg attctgtggt cacgcctgac cgacacgcgt
    34561 ctgaccaaac cgggatccga agtgcatgta ctgtcgacct atgaacaccg ctcgttcgag
    34621 ttggccgaca atggaatggt ctttgcgccg cagaccgatc tggcgatcct gaactatatc
    34681 gccaactaca ttatccagaa cggcgcggtg aacgaagagt tcgtcaacaa acacgtcaac
    34741 atcaccaaga ccgccaccga tattggctat ggactgcgcg ataacaaccc gctgcaggaa
    34801 gaggcagaga atccaaactc tggcaagatg gagccgatca gcttcgaaga atatgccgaa
    34861 gcggtatcgg aatacacgct ggaatacaca tcggaactct ccggtgttcc tgccgctcag
    34921 cttgagcgtc tggcccagca atatgccgac cccaaccgca aagtgatgag cctgtggacc
    34981 atgggcttca atcagcatac tcgcggatcg tgggtgaact cgctgatgta caatgtgcac
    35041 ctgctggtgg gtaagatttc cgaacccgga aactcgccct tctcgctcac cggtcaacct
    35101 tcggcctgtg gtacggcacg tgaggtcgga accttcgctc accgtctgcc ggctgatatg
    35161 gttgtggcaa acgataaaca ccgcgagatt tgcgagaccg cgtggaaaat tcctgcgggc
    35221 accatcccac ccaaacccgg attccacgcc gttttgcagc accgcaagct gaaggacggc
    35281 gatctgaatg cctattgggt gcagtgcacc aacaacatgc aggccgcgcc caatatcaac
    35341 gaagaaggct atcccggcta tcgcaacccg gagaacttca ttgccgtctc cgatccctat
    35401 cctactgtaa cagccctgtc ggctgacctg atcttgccta ccgccatgtg ggtcgagaag
    35461 gaaggcgcct atggcaacgc cgagcgtcgc acccaattct ggcggcaaca ggtcaaagct
    35521 cccggcgaag cgaaatccga tctgtggcag ttgatggagt tctccaaacg cttcaccgtt
    35581 gaagaggttt ggggcgagga actgctggcg accatgccag aacatcgtgg taagaccatg
    35641 tatgacgtgc tgttcgccaa tggcacgatc gacaagttcc cgctgtcaga gaccgcagaa
    35701 ggattcgaca acgacgagtc cgagcacttt ggctactacg tgcaaaaggg cctgttcgag
    35761 gaatatgccg agtttgggcg cggccacgcg cacgatctgg ccccattcga aacctaccac
    35821 caggcgcgtg gcctgcgctg gccagtcgtg gatggtaagg aaacactgta ccgcttccga
    35881 gaaggctatg atccgtatgt gcctgaaggc gaagacgtga aattctatgg ccataaggac
    35941 ggcaaggcca agatcatctt cgcgccatac gaacccgccc ccgaggtacc ggatgaggaa
    36001 ttcaacctgt ggctctgcac cgggcgtgtg ctggaacatt ggcattcagg ttcgatgacc
    36061 cgccgcgtgc ccgaattgca ccgctcctat cccgccgccg ttgtctacat gcacccggat
    36121 gatgcgcgcg agcgtggtct gcggcgcgga caggagatcg ttctgtctac ccgccgcggc
    36181 gaggtcaaca gccgtgtcga aacccgaggc cggaacaaag taccgcgtgg tctggtgttc
    36241 atgccgtggt tcgacgaagg ccagctaacc aacaagctga cgctagacgc aacctgcccg
    36301 ctgtcgaaag agaccgactt caagaaatgc gcctgtaagg tcgagcgcgc gtaaaaggct
    36361 ggcaaggcaa aggtcgtccc catgtctcgt gttggcacac ccctttcgcc gcagcggcgc
    36421 cggttcctgc aggactcggc gcgcgcagcg ggtggctgcg tcgcagcagg gtccttgctg
    36481 gcctggctgg cgcgggacgc acgggcgttg ccggccgagg cgttgcggcc ccccggagcc
    36541 ttgccggaaa aagacttcct gtcggcctgc atccgctgtg gattgtgcgt gcgggactgt
    36601 ccctatgaca cgctgaaact ggcggaactg ggtgtagatg cggttgccac tggaacaccg
    36661 tatttcaccg cccgtgatgt tccctgcgag atgtgcgacg acatcccctg cgtcgcggcc
    36721 tgcccgaccg gtgcactgga ccccgggctg gacaatatcg acgacgccaa aatgggtgtg
    36781 gccgttctgg tcgatcagga aaattgcctg aacttccacg gcctgcgctg cgacgtctgc
    36841 tatcgcgtat gccccgtcat cgacgaggca atcacgctgg agaccgagca caacgcccgc
    36901 tcaggcagcc acgcgatctt cattccgacc gttcacgccg atcattgcac cggctgcggc
    36961 gtttgcgaga aaagctgcgt tcttcctgaa gccgcaatta aggttttgcc cgcccgactg
    37021 gcccggggca gcagcgccga ccattaccgc aagggctggg aagagaaaga agccaaaggc
    37081 gcgcccgtcg tcgaaggtat catcgatttg cctgatcgcc tgccgggacc gggcaccgat
    37141 aaccttgtcg caccgggcag gtttgagccc agcttcaaat tgccggaggt cactcaatga
    37201 ccgtccgcac aaacatgccg ctggggcatg aagctatcgc cgccaaaggt tggctgagtg
    37261 cccataaata cctgctgctg cgccgcgcca gccaagtgtt cttcctggtt ctgttcctgt
    37321 tgggcccgtg gttcggcatc tggatcgtgc agggcactct ggccgggtcg ctgaccctag
    37381 gcgtactgcc cctgaccgat ccgttcgtct tgctgcaaag tctgatcgca gggcactggc
    37441 ccgagctgac cgccgccatt ggtgccgtca tcgttctggc gacctacgcg ttggtcggag
    37501 gccgcgtcta ttgctcgtgg gtctgcccga tcaaccctgt aaccgacagc gcccactggc
    37561 tgcaccgcaa tctgggcctg caaaaaggct ggcaacccaa acgcgtcaca cggctgtgga
    37621 tcatggccac cgtgctgatc gtctcaggcc tgaccggagc catcgcttgg gagctggtca
    37681 acccgatcac catgctgcat cgcgggttgg tctttggcat gggcttcgtc tgggccatgg
    37741 tcgccgcgat cttcctgttc gacctgctgg tctcgcgcca cggatggtgt ggacatgtct
    37801 gcccggtggg cgcgttctac ggattgatcg gcaccaaagc aatgctgcgg gtcagcgccg
    37861 ccaaccgctc cgcctgcgat gactgcatgg actgctacgc ggtctgcccg gaaaaccacg
    37921 tgatctctcc ggctctgaaa ggcaaagata ccccgctgat cctgtcgccc gactgcacca
    37981 attgcggtcg ctgcatcgat atctgtgccg aagacgtttt caaattcacc catcggttcg
    38041 acgccctgac cgtcgcacca ccggaaccaa ccgccgcgcc tcagccgcgc gcctcaagac
    38101 ctttttgaag gagtgagaag atgaaaaagt cgatcctagt gggccttgcc ctgatcccgc
    38161 cgctgctcct cggtggcctg gcccttgcac aatctgccgg ggtcaacagc ctgcgaggtg
    38221 tcgaagtgga tgaacccgcc attgtggatc aggtgcatcg cacagtcgaa ggccgtatgc
    38281 agcgcaacta tcgccagcag ccaccgctga tcccgcactc gatcgaacag taccagatcg
    38341 acctgcgtac caatcagtgt ctgtcgtgcc acgactggac caaagccggt gaacgcaatg
    38401 cgccaacgct gtcgatgaca cactatctgg accgcgaagg ccgcgagttg gatcagatcg
    38461 ccggaacacg gtacttctgc aaccagtgtc acgtgccgca agctgatgcg ctgccgctgg
    38521 tcgataacac ttttgaacct tcctccggaa actgaactca ggtcgaaaag gagagcgcga
    38581 catgtccgac tcccaagaaa aacaagggct catccggcgc ctctggacct ggttctggag
    38641 cccgatcgcc gtcctcagcg ttggtttcac tctgttggcc gggttcctgg cgggcatcct
    38701 gttctggggt ggtttccact gggcgctgga gctgaccaac acggaagaat tctgcgtatc
    38761 ctgtcacacg atggaaacca atctgggcga gtatcgagaa acggtccact acaacaacga
    38821 ttccggcgta cgggccatct gttccgattg ccacgtcccg gacgagtgga accacaagat
    38881 caaagccaag atcatggctg tgaaggatgt ttatcacgag ctggccggca cgatcagcac
    38941 gccagagaaa tatgaagacc atcgtctcgc catggcgtcc gccgtgtgga agaagatgaa
    39001 ggaatccgac agccgcgaat gccgcaactg tcacaatttc gactatatgg acttcaccct
    39061 tcaggaaacc cgcgccgcca gcgaacacca gcgcgccctc gacaccggca tgacctgtat
    39121 cgactgccat cagggtatcg cgcacagcct gccacccaac tatctggaaa cgtatgagaa
    39181 gattgcgaaa gaggtagacg gtgaggttct gcaggaacac gcagccgcat caggggacga
    39241 catccgcgcg ttcctgaaca aaagctcgga acaaggtggg gactgagatg ttagagatac
    39301 ttggaaccat cggcggcaac gtactgggtc tgcccggcat tctgggtctg gcactgggaa
    39361 tgatgacgcg ccaatactgg ttgggcgcac tgatgggtgg attggttggc ctgatcgcgc
    39421 ctctgctctt tgccggttgg cagatttccc acgttggaac gatagcgctg ctgatcgcaa
    39481 ttatcgttgg tctctgcgcc ggaagtctgg gcaccgccat tcgccgcaag ggcgcaaccg
    39541 tctgaagtgg ttggtcgggc ccggcggcaa ttccggggtc accgccccca gttttccgcc
    39601 ggatcgcttt ccgcatagtc ccgcaaaagc gcgatatccg agatttcggc gtggttgcgg
    39661 ttgatcttca cacccaccgc cttgagccgc gaaaacgccc ggctcaggct ttccggcttc
    39721 atccccagac ggcctgcgat gagcatctta tcgtagggca gcaaaacctc gcatccgcct
    39781 ttgtcgctgt cgcagagatt caacaaaaac tcggccacgc gttgcgctcc ggtctgagcc
    39841 ttgagttgct ctagctgcgc caccaacgag tgaagatggg taaaggtcgc ggccagaata
    39901 gaaataccga tctcagggtc ctctctcatc aatgagatca ggatcggact ggggatatgc
    39961 atgacatcac aggccgatac ggcctcggcg gatacaggat agggaacgtt acgcagagct
    40021 acggcctcac caaagctgtc accacgtttg aagacgctca cgacggcttc ggccccggtg
    40081 ggggtcatgc ggaacagctt gacccaaccc tcaagcacga cgtggatggc ctgcgctttt
    40141 tcctcctgca ggaatattgt ctcaccacgg tcatactgac gccagatcgc gtggctcagc
    40201 agtgtttcca catgctgttc cggtaaactg cgcagcagca gcgactgacg tgcgatcgct
    40261 ttttgtgctt cgtgagacaa gagaataccc ccgttatttc ctgccggcgc atgggcgcgg
    40321 tcggtccatc cctgttccac gctatgccag agccggcagt tgtgcaccat agttttatgt
    40381 tgcctaaact tgactattgt catgttgcgg cttggttcgc tgccctattc tcggctcaaa
    40441 gccagtattc cggggagcac gtaacatgga ctacgagcgt tatttcagtc aaagcctcag
    40501 tgaccttcgg gatgaaggga actatcgtgt tttcatagac ttgcaacgtc gctgtggttc
    40561 tttcccgaac gcgcgtcaga cggatggatc tgtccagcga aacgtgcgga tctggtgttc
    40621 gaatgactat ctcggcatgg gtcagcaccc atctgttatc gatgcaatgc atgacgcatt
    40681 ggatcgctgc ggcgcggggg ccgggggcac gcgaaacata tcaggcacca ctcacgacca
    40741 cgtgctgctt gaggccgaac tggccgatct gcatggaaag gaagccgcgc ttctgtttac
    40801 ttccgggtat gtttcgaatt gggcagccct tggcactctc gccgcgaaaa tccccggcct
    40861 gatcgtattc tctgatgcac tgaaccatgc ctcgatgatc gaaggcatcc gccactcgcg
    40921 ggcgcagaag gtgatctgga aacacaacga tctggatgac cttgaaacca aactggccgc
    40981 agctgatccc gatgcgccaa agatgatcgc gttcgagtcg gtctattcga tggatggtga
    41041 catcgccccc atcaaagaga tttgcgatct cgccgacaaa tacggcgcga tgacctatct
    41101 ggatgaggtt catgccgttg gcctctatgg gccacgcggc ggtggtatcg ctgaacgagc
    41161 aggcctcatg gatcgcctga cggtgatcga aggcacgctt ggcaaggcgt tcggtgtggt
    41221 gggcgggtat attgctgcct cggctgcgct gtgcgatttc gtgcgcagct tcgccagcgg
    41281 gtttattttt accaccgccc tgccgccgtc gattgccgcc ggggccgcgg cctcgatccg
    41341 gcatttgaaa caatcgaatg ctgaacgcga cctgcagaaa gcccgtgtag cgaaggttcg
    41401 ggcccgtttg gatgcggaag gtattcctca tattcctaac cccagccaca tcatcccggt
    41461 gatggttggc gatccggtga agtgcaagtt tatctcggac acgctgctgg aagagttcgg
    41521 catctacatt cagccgatca attatcccac ggttccaaaa gggaccgagc gtctgcggat
    41581 cacgccgtcg cccgtccaca cggatgaaga tatcgaccat cttgtcggcg cgctgtctgc
    41641 cctctggcaa cgctgtcaga tcgcccgaat gccgatggcg gcccagtaat acaaaagcgc
    41701 cccctagcgt gacacttcgc cgtctcttcg gaggcggcgt ttttttggtc agatcaggta
    41761 gagggcgaag atgatgatga caaagcctgt cagcaccatg gtgaaccccc gcagccaggc
    41821 cgggctgttt gcgagatcaa gatagcaagc caggataacg cgacatttcg ccagtgcgag
    41881 gaccagaata caccccgcca gaacggctgg cgggatgggc agcacagtca gcagagcaga
    41941 tgcaacgctg agcgccagaa ggctgagcca tgcgcgtgtg agcgtattcg ggagcctccg
    42001 gcgggagtat tttggaaaag atgaagctgc gggcatccgt attatcccaa caggtagatc
    42061 acggggaaaa gcaggatcca gaccagatcg accatgtgcc agaactgcgc acctgcctca
    42121 atgttgcgtg gatcgtcacg ccaggcgacc agcagcagga taccgacccc tgccaacaca
    42181 tgtgcggcgt gaaacccggt cagcagataa tagaacagga aaaatgggtg ggtctcatag
    42241 gtgatcccct gtgcagcttt gcccgcgtat tccgcacctt tgatgatcag gaacacgaca
    42301 cccagcgcgg cggcagtgat caaggccatt cgggccacgc cccggcgcgc gatttttcgc
    42361 cacttcagcg cctgcgccgc cagatagccc gaggtgacca gcaccaccgt gttgagcgcc
    42421 gcccctgtcc ggtaaaggtg cgattgagcc tcggcaaatc ctgtcgggtc ggtcaggcgc
    42481 acgcccataa aggcaatcag gcccgcgccg aaaaccagca attccgagat gatcagaacc
    42541 cacatcagca gctcgcccgg aagctcatcg atcaatgagg cgtcactcat gctccaacca
    42601 gttggcggta gatctgaggc agggccatga tcagccggtg cgggtcgggg atgacggcga
    42661 agccgccttg accgaacatg cgaggaaacc agcttttgcc ggttttgtcg atggtaacgc
    42721 caaagaccga ttgccctgcc cgacgcgcct ctcgcacggc catgcaggtg tcttcgatac
    42781 cgtggcgacc ctcgtaatgg tccaggtcgt tgggtttgcc gtcagtgatg atcaacagca
    42841 accggcgttt gcgcgattgg caggccagat cggcggaaca atggcggatt gcggcgccga
    42901 ggcgggtata gtggccggga cgcagcgagg ctatgcgctg ttccaccaaa ccacccatcg
    42961 gctcgtcgaa gcgtttacag cgctgcacgt aaacccgctg gcgtttcagc gagctgaaag
    43021 cgtggatggc gaaatcgtcg ccgcaggcgt tcagacccca ggcgagtgcc gcaagagcct
    43081 cgcgttcaat gtcgatcacg gcgcggcctg tgacggcgct ttcggtcgag cggctgacat
    43141 ccagcaggat agacaccgcc agatcgcgcg cctcggggcg cgattgcatc caaatgcgtt
    43201 cggtgccttc gccattggca caacggtcta cctgcgcccg aacggctgcc tcgatatcca
    43261 attggtcacc atccagatga ccgcgcgtca tcacgcggcc cgggcgcagc gcctcgaact
    43321 ggcgtttcac ggcgcggatg cggcgggcag tggcggggtc tttgccgaac tcggcggcat
    43381 cttcgcgaat ctcggcatcc gaggtcagaa cgttgacatg atcgggcaag tattggccga
    43441 tgcgcacgtc ccattcggga tacaaaaccc gtcccgacag gcgttcgcgg ttcacgtcct
    43501 ccggagcgag gtccagatga agtttcagtt tggtcggcgg cgccttcgag atctgaccca
    43561 agccaatctc ttcctgatca tcggcggctt tcttggcgtt atcaggatcg tcatcgtcga
    43621 tgcgccggtt gatgttcagg aactcggccc aactgaggat cgcttcgaac ttgtgcagga
    43681 tgaaactgtc gctgcggttg gcctgatccg atttgcggcg gcgggcacgg tgagtttttt
    43741 cgccggattc ctcaggtggt ccttcggttt cggggttctc cactttgtta tgttcggaga
    43801 acccgaccgg gcgcaactcg ggccacagcg ggacaggccg gaaatgctga tagccgcgcg
    43861 gggcggtgag gtcgtcatcc aacgctagaa gatgttcagc ctttggcgac aaaggcgcgg
    43921 ggtcacccag catgtggcgg accaattctt caaccgctgc ctcgacgggt ggcagcccgg
    43981 aaatgtcgcg ttgatacagc acgcccttac acagttccgc atatagcggg cgcaggccgg
    44041 gggcgttgtg caacgccgcc tcgaccatct gtcgggcggc aacaagcgca tgcaggtcgg
    44101 cgcgcaacgg gtcgtcttcg tcgatacgag ttccggcatg tgcagcggcg gcggccagcc
    44161 agacataaag cgcaccgttg gcttcacgcg cgggaaacac cgccagccga tccggcaaac
    44221 gcagaacttc gccatcgaac gacgcacgcg gcattagctc ggcctcggtt gccagacgac
    44281 gacgccaccc cagacggtgg cgcgaaatct cgggcgagac cgggcgcaat tctacgcccg
    44341 gactaccccc aagtcctcga aagaggactg ccagccgccc tgcgacctct gagaggtcga
    44401 ccgcggctcc atcatgcact tcaggtgcat caaggcgact ggcaagggtg tgccacagtt
    44461 tcccgatcgt ttcttcgggt tcccatggct caaaatcgat cctgaccatc ggccggcctc
    44521 acccaaagac agccgtgaca agatcgagga gcccgcgttt gatatcctca tcatcagtca
    44581 gaggttcgat cattgcggcg aggatggcgc ggtcggtgga catgccctgt gcgatcagcg
    44641 tcgcggcata aacgaccaga cgggtggaca cgccttcctc aaggtcctga cccttaagcc
    44701 cgcgcaactt acctgcaagg cgtaccagcg gtttacagcg ttcaagcggc agaccgcttt
    44761 cttgcgcgac gacttcggcc tccatctcgg gcgaaggaaa gtcgaactcc agcgagatga
    44821 accgctgcct ggtcgagggt ttcagggttt tcaggatatt ctggtatccg gggttgtacg
    44881 aggccaccag catgaagccg ggcgcggcct caagctcttc gccggtgcgg tcgatcggca
    44941 ggatgcgccg gtcatcggtc agcgggtgca gcacaacggt gacgtccttg cgggcttcga
    45001 ccacctcatc aaggtagcag atcgcgcctt cgcgcaccgc acgagtcaga gggccatcaa
    45061 cccagacggt ttcgccgccc ttcaacaggt agcgaccgat caggtcggcg gcggcgaggt
    45121 catcgtggca ggccacggtg taaagcgggc ggccaagctt ggcggccata tgggccacaa
    45181 agcgggtctt accgcaacct gttggacctt tcagcaaaac cggcaggtcg ttgttgtagg
    45241 cggcggtgaa cacatcgcat tcatcgcttt gggcgaggta gaagggggcg ttcgccgccc
    45301 cctcattcag tttcatggag ccatccatat ccattactcc gcaggggttt cagaggcacc
    45361 gggttcaatc acctctttcc ggggcaccca gatcgagtag atgaacagaa gcgcaccaag
    45421 gaccacgacc acaccagagc caagacgcat ccagtagaag atcgcgatct ggtcctgcac
    45481 gtccatgaag tagtcaccga ccacacgttg catgtgagtc tgcacggtac caccgaaggt
    45541 caggacgaag gtcatgaaga ccatgccgct ggtcataagc cagaacgagc ccatgttcag
    45601 aacctgattg tagggatcac ggttcttcag gatcggcatc gcatagctga agatcgccag
    45661 gttgaggcag acataagcac cgtagaaggc caggtgaccg tgggctgcgg tgatctgcgt
    45721 gccatgggta tagtagttca ccccgtgcag cgtgtgcagg aagccccaga caccggcacc
    45781 gaagaaggca agcgttgcac agcccagtga ccacagcaga gcagccttgt tagggtggtc
    45841 acgacggccc ttccagacca tgacgaaggc aaaggccatc atcgcgaaga acgggatcac
    45901 ctcgaggctt gagaagatcg aaccgatcca ctgccaatag ccgggtgtac cgatccaata
    45961 gtagtggtga cctgtcccaa ggatgcccga gaacagcgcg gcggcgacga tgacatagag
    46021 ccatttctcg accacctcac ggtcaacgcc cgtaagcttc agcatcaggt aggccaggat
    46081 cgaggccatg atcagctccc atacgccttc gacccatagg tggacgacat accaccagta
    46141 ttgcttgtcg agcgacaggt tgcccgggtt gtagaaagca aacaggaaca gaagcgccag
    46201 accccagagg cccagaacaa ggatgctcga aatcgccgtc ttcttgccct tcagaacggt
    46261 cagtgacacg ttgtaaagga acatcagcgc ggccacgacg atgcccgcct tgacccattt
    46321 gggttgttca aggaactcgc gcccctcttt gcccagcagc cagttgcctt cgaacaggtt
    46381 gaagacatag gtcacgacca cgcccagcgt accaaccaca agaataatca actgcagata
    46441 ggccagcttg gtcgaatgga tctcgcgctc ggtctcttcg gggatcagga agtaggccgc
    46501 accgaagaag cccagcagca gccagacgat cagagagttg gtgtgcagca tccgtacgat
    46561 attgaacggc agaagctcac tcaggaagtt cgggaataca tagatgaaac cggccagcag
    46621 gccgccgatt acctgtaccg cgaacagggc catcgctact gcgaagtagg cgtaggcgat
    46681 tttttgggat tcgtatttca ttgctccgtt ccctttctca gcctgcctcg ttgggcggcc
    46741 agccctgcgc atcgatgttg tccgtccaga tcaagaagtt ggtcagatcg cggatctctt
    46801 cgtcgctgag gttgaaattg ggcatctgcc gacgaccggg aatgccggtc ggctgcgcct
    46861 ccatccagcc cttgagcgct tcaaaggccg attccgggtc gtccagcaca ccccagcggg
    46921 tcatcacatt cccgacttcc ggcgcgtagt aggcgccctc gcccaggatc gtgtgacagt
    46981 tgatgcaggc atgtttttcc cagacatgtt tgccccgaac cacactgtca tcaagcttcg
    47041 ccgaattctc ggagttgacg atgtaccagt gcgagtgggc cgacagggcc aggaagatga
    47101 ggatgaagaa cagtgacccg ccatagaata tgttgcgagc catgctcttt gtcatgactt
    47161 ctcgcattgc gctctccttt gcgcagatta gctagtctga tgacaatggc gggtgggtcg
    47221 cagggctgcc ttaacgaaag tcaagcatgc caaagtaagc gcggaattgg acacctgtgg
    47281 tcataattgc gtcagtatca ctaaaatgcc ctcagattgc cttgaaaaat agtacttaga
    47341 acagcatgtt tccggacgtt cgaacagttg aagcgagcgt tctcgatata ttggtgaata
    47401 gaggtgcgta gatggcacct gaagcgtggt ggttaaagaa tggcgaacta ctcatacatc
    47461 ggatacgcac ccggcgtcat tacggtgaat acaattgggc ctgatacgat caccctggac
    47521 gcaagctatg accccgcgac ggaccgaagg gtattcaatg ttgaggacga ggccggtggt
    47581 ttcattcgaa atgggtttgg cccgccagtt cccgataccg gggatgtttt caacggcgac
    47641 agattcaaca acgaaaatgg cgacgacgat acacagatcg gaatggtaac aaaccttgat
    47701 ggttcgacaa cgtttctgag cggcgacatc tatctggaag aatcctacat tctgacgaat
    47761 cccggcggtg ggacaatcac tgtgtacctt gtcgaggttg aaggaaccaa cgctggctac
    47821 ataacctctg agcccctaga tcccggggtg acgtattcga tgagcgtcgt caacgttaca
    47881 ccgagcaacg caccggacac gactgacccc ggttccatcg ttgatgttcc ttgtttctcc
    47941 gccggaacgc ttatcgcgac acctgatggt gatgtcgcga tagaaacgct ttccgctggt
    48001 gacaaggttg tcaccttgga tcatggacca caaccaattc gctggatcgg cgcgcgcgct
    48061 ctggataggt ctgaatttgc gctcaatccc aagctgcgcc cgatccgaat cacagcgggc
    48121 agcctgggaa gcaacctgcc gcgacgtgat ctgttggtct cgccgcagca tcgcatgttg
    48181 atccgttcga gtatcgccgt tcgcatgttc gacagcgagg aggttctggt cccagcccat
    48241 aagctggtcg gcatacatgg cataaccgtc gacgagacag ctcagggcgt ggtgtatttc
    48301 catattctgt tcgaccggca tgagatcgtg cttgcggaag gcgcgccgtc agaaagccta
    48361 ttcacaggca agcaagcctt gaaaggaata cagcccgagg cgctggccga aattgttgcg
    48421 ctcttcccag agttagcttt gccagaccat caaccaatcg cagcccgcca gattccaaaa
    48481 cgcggaagac aaatccatac tttgctgcaa cggcatatta aaaatgacag ggcgttgctc
    48541 cgaccttctt aatctaagaa ccgttgctca ggccgctaga cgtggcccgg tcaacgcggg
    48601 ccacatcgca accagataca agacgatggc gcagatccac agcccatctg aggccagcat
    48661 cgcaaccaga tatccctggt caaacgccga cccgacccag cgcaaaactg cggctgccgc
    48721 catcaaaccg taagcgatcg ccatgggtgg cgaggccacg agggcacggc cactatggcc
    48781 gagggcggcc cgactcatca cggcaagggt catgccgccg acgcaaccaa tgcccaaaat
    48841 atgcagcgcc ccgatctcgc tgccgaaccc cagcactgcc agcccccaca ggatcaggcc
    48901 cagcgccagc atgcccagcc ccagatgcaa cgcgatcagg atcggctgcc gcagtgccca
    48961 gcgtgcgcgc caacgtgcca tgcgcaggat ctgagcaacg ccaagcatca gcgcgatagc
    49021 gcctgataca ggtccgattc caaagacgag cacgctcagc ggcagtgaca gtgcaagccc
    49081 catggcggct ttatcaaacg ctcctaccga aataggccag ttggattcgg gctctcccgc
    49141 gcgtttcatc gcatttcggg tgaaagctgg cgtaatgcgc ccaccaagta tcgcgattag
    49201 gctacagagc gtcagcaacc ccgcccgcaa tccgatgtcc agcgtatcgc tggtcacacc
    49261 gatccactct aaatgggtta acaagttggc aatccagatc gcactgagca gcaaaaggaa
    49321 taccatgttc tgcggtttgg ggcgtcggat cagctgagta gcaatctttg ccgccagaat
    49381 tggaacaaag accagatcga acacagcgac cagaacaggc ggcagcgcac cggagaacca
    49441 catcgctacc cgcccggcca accagagacc tgcagccagc atgatgaacc gggcgcgcgc
    49501 ctctggggtc ccggtccagt tgggaacagc cgtcagaaag aacccgccca gagctgctgt
    49561 ggcatagcca aagatcatct catgcgcgtg ccacattggg ggactcatgg aataggttgg
    49621 gtcttcgtat ccgaccaacc cggtctgcgt catcaaccaa aaaccccacg cgcctcccgc
    49681 gaacagacca aaaagtccgg cggacaggaa aaagatgcga aacccctcgc ccaatacgcg
    49741 cgcgatcact gccgacatgc ctgttctcct cggcctcaat ggctgttgga acaggtttag
    49801 caaggccgac cagtgatgga cttaaccgaa atcaagcatc cgaaaaacat gtccctgaaa
    49861 ctcaggtttt ccctttgttt tatggctcat tatagcccgt caatttccaa tttgcgcgcg
    49921 ttccgttgac tttcgtcaag gatgacaaac gcgtgatgtt tcaccctagg acctgcctca
    49981 ccagcaaatg gagagtgatc atgtcacttg gaatcagcta caacagaact ggccgcgcct
    50041 taggggtcgg tttggcaatg ttgctgggca gcgtcgctgc gccagtcttt gccgaagagc
    50101 caaccctgag caaggaagcc tttgaatcat caaaacaact ttactttgaa cgctgcgccg
    50161 gttgtcacgg tgtgttgcgc aaaggggcaa ccggcaaaag ccttgagccg ctggttgaaa
    50221 cgaagaatga cgatggtacc gtaaccgagt cgggcaccct gaaactgggg caggagcggc
    50281 tggaaaaaat cattgcatgg ggcaccgaag gcgggatgaa caacttctcg gacgtgatgt
    50341 ccgaagaaga aatccgcgat atggcgacct acatccagat ggagccgccc caaccgccag
    50401 aaatgtcgct tgagcagatg atggcgaccc gcaaggtcta tgtcgaaccc gaagactacc
    50461 cgaccgagcc gctgcatggc cgcaactggg aaaacttctt cgtggtcatc gagcgtgacg
    50521 tgggcaaggt ggccgtgatc gacggtgaca ccaaggaagt gctggcgcat atcccgaccg
    50581 gttatgcggt gcacgttctg aaagcctcgg aacatcacaa actggaagaa ccggaaaacc
    50641 cgggccgctt ctggtacacc atgggccgcg acgggaagat gaccaagatc gacctgtggc
    50701 agaaccccga gaacatgctg gttgccgagg ttaccattgg ttatgacgct cgcgacgtgg
    50761 cggtatcggg tgacggtaaa tacgtcatcg gtggcgccta ttggccccct catttcgcca
    50821 tcgtcgacgc cgaaaccatg gagccgaaaa aggttgtctc gacccgcggc tacaacgtgg
    50881 acggggatta tgtggaagag gcccgcgtgg ccgccatcta caccaccccg aacgagccca
    50941 cgtggatcgt ggccgtcaag gaactcggtc agctgtggca ggtggactac tccgatctgg
    51001 acaacctgcg tatcgacaag atcgacagcg caaagttcct gcatgacggg ttctttgatc
    51061 cgaccggccg ttatttccag atcgccgcaa acgcgtcgaa caagatggtc gtggtcgata
    51121 ccgagactca caagctggaa gctatgatcg ataccgcgcc gctgccgcac cccggcccgg
    51181 gcgccaactg ggatgacccg aattgcggtc ctgttgccgg tacgacccac ttgggcgaag
    51241 gcacggttac cgtttggggc aacgaccccg aaggccgccc ggacgatgcc tggaaggtct
    51301 gctatgaggt ggaaaccgac ggacccggcc tgttcatccg gacccatccg aactcggact
    51361 acatctgggc cgaccagacc aagcaccccg agcctgagat ccagcaatcg gtgcaggtca
    51421 tcgacaaggc aaccggtgag atcgtgaaaa cgatccagat cacagaagag gaaggcaacg
    51481 tcgccgttca cttcgagttc aaccaagacg gatccgaggt ttgggtgtcc aagtggaacc
    51541 ggtcgacctc gaaagagcca aatggagaga tcgtgatctt cgacgccaag acgctggaag
    51601 agatcggccg cgtgaaggga ctgtttgcac ccaccggcaa gttcaacgtc tacaaccgtt
    51661 cgaaccacgt cacctgacgg gttttgtact cagcaccgga aagggcgggc ccctcgcccg
    51721 ccctttcctc gtttgactca tcagccaaat ccacaggcct gacatccagg gccagaaaaa
    51781 gaagccaaaa cggagaccgg atatgacctc cgaaccggaa aagaaaaaac caatctggcg
    51841 ccggtatttc ctgtggggaa tgcccgtggc cgggatcgct gcggcctttg ccgccggcat
    51901 catcttctgg ggcgggttca acaccgctat ggaagctacc aacaccaagg aattctgcgt
    51961 ctcgtgccac gagatgcgag atttcgttta cgaagaatac accggcacaa tccacgacgt
    52021 gaaccgttcg ggcgtaggcg cggtctgttc cgactgtcac gtgcccaagg attggactca
    52081 caagatcatc cgcaagatca aggcgtccaa agaactgtat ggcaaggtgg tcggcaccat
    52141 aaacacgcgc gagaaattcg aagccaagcg cgtacatctg gctatgaatg aatgggagcg
    52201 gatgaaatcc acggactcgc gcgagtgccg caactgccat gacttcgagt cgatgatgcc
    52261 cgagttccag aaaccccgcg cccgtcagca gcacctgaac gcgatgaccg ttggtcagac
    52321 ctgtattgac tgccacaagg ggattgcgca ttcggacgcc cgtgaccggg cggatgaaga
    52381 gtatctggaa gaactggaag ccccgaaccc cgctttcatt cgcgaaattc ctgccgaata
    52441 cctggcaagt ctcgaacgca tcgaagccaa agaagccgcc gatgccgagg ctgagaaagc
    52501 cgcgcgtgta gcccagcaag aggccgtaca ggcccagatc gcagcagcgg ttgacgcagc
    52561 cgtcgcggaa gagcgtgcca aagcttctgg cgaagaagcc gcagccccgg caggtggcgg
    52621 cagcgatgtt ggcacaaata tcgattgggc cgctgtcccc ggttcagata tgaaactgtt
    52681 ctatcccggt caggcctcgt ttgaatgggt tcagaacggc agatcccacg gcggagcacg
    52741 tcctttgacc aagggcggag acaagtgcac cacctgtcac gccgccgaac tggacgcgat
    52801 cggcaacaag atcgtggccg gtggggatct ggaaccaacc ccgatcccgg gcaaacgcgg
    52861 cgtgatagac gccaccgttc aagccgcgca tgatgatgag accctctata tccgtctgca
    52921 atggccggat gcgggccaca accccgcccc ctttgtcgat ggcggcaaga tggacccgga
    52981 caaccagatc aaggtggcca tgatgatcac cggcactggg attgagctgg gcgatcaggt
    53041 cggctgctgg gcctcgtgcc acgcggacaa ctcctatatg ccctttgatc cgggtgccga
    53101 tgcgattgcc gcaaacggcg atgtctcggg tcggctgagc acgcaggaca ctgtgaccaa
    53161 atacatcagc gaaagccgca ccgaggtcga gatcaaaggc cgccgcggta aggcgctggg
    53221 tggctgggac aagctgcagg ccgccgatca gatcgagcag tatctggccg atggcaccta
    53281 tctggacctg atgcgcgtct acgcggacgg cagcgccacc aacggctatc tgctggaaca
    53341 gcgcgtggtc aatgacggtg agatcgccgc ctcggccagc cttgatgcag gtatgtggac
    53401 cgtggtcttc acccgcccat tgaactcggg cgcagccggt gacgtgccgc tggaggccgg
    53461 tcagacctat acggtgggct ttgccatcca cgatgacttt gccgccgcac ggttccacca
    53521 cgtgacgctg gataccagcc tggcattgga cgacgacaat gccttcatca acgtcgtcaa
    53581 acaataagga agaggggccg ggcaatccgg ccccttccgc ttaaaagagg agacttggac
    53641 aatgaaaccc caacaccttc tccctgcgct gctgcttctg gccgcgcccg catgggcaga
    53701 ggacaccgcc gcgctgtgtg ccgaagccga agagcgctat gtcgagctgt tcggtcagcc
    53761 ctcctccgcc gttgaggatg ccgatgtggt gctgatgtac aaatacacgt tctgcccagc
    53821 cgagctaacc gtgaaaccgg gcacaaccgt gcgctgggtg aatgtcgata agcgcaccag
    53881 tcactcggtc ctactgaaag acggcagcga gcccgaaagc gaccgtttgt ttcctgagga
    53941 gacggttgac ctgaccttcc tcatcccggg tccgcaggac tatctgtgcg gcccacattg
    54001 ggagacacag aacatgatcg gcatgatcac cgtcgaaccc tgagccgagg caatcataca
    54061 ggcaagccga aaggagcgcg gggcaattcc cgcgctcctt aactttagtc aaggaggttc
    54121 ctttccgatt acgccagtct ggccgcatga cacgcccggc tcacccagca acgtcccctg
    54181 atcgcgcagg aattccgggc tccgaagaca ttcagaccaa gcgagtttgc acatgagcgg
    54241 taaggttttt ctgattggcg caggccccgg tgaccccgaa ctgatgaccc tgcgcgcgct
    54301 gcggatgctg caagaggcgg acgtggtggt ctatgaccgt ctggtctcgg ccgatatcct
    54361 caatctgcac tctgatggcg cacggctgat cccggttggg aaggccccca agtgtcatac
    54421 cgtgccgcag gatcgcatca acgaaatcct cgtcgaagaa gccagcgccg gtcacaccgt
    54481 tgctcgcctc aagggcggcg atccgatgat cttcgggcgt ggatcggaag aggccgcgca
    54541 cctgatggca aacggcatcc cagtcgaata cgcgccgggc attaccgcag cgcagggggc
    54601 atcctgttcg acaggcgtgc cgctgaccca tcgcgggttg gcgacatcgg tgcaatatgt
    54661 caccgggcac cgacaggccg acaaggtgct ggatctggat tggaaacgtc tggccgaccc
    54721 ggactcgacc ttagtcgtct atatgggcgt cgccaatatc ggccagatcg ccatgggact
    54781 gatgaccgag aacctgcccg gctcaactcc ggttttggcg gtaggcaaag cgaccacacc
    54841 tgatgagcgc cggatggtat cccggctgga tcggctggcc gctgatgtgc gcaaggccgg
    54901 gctaaaggcg cccacgctgt tcatcatcgg caaggtagtt tcactttatg cagaacggcc
    54961 tgtggccgac cttttggagc aggcgcatgg ctaagttcgg ttccggaagg ccggcacagc
    55021 aaccggctgt gagaggacgc aaaggatggg cagcacgtgc tgttctcact tccgcagtgc
    55081 ttgttgccac cacggccttc gctgctgaca cgcttgaccc caacgcactg aaacgccttg
    55141 tccatcagga ttgcggctca tgccatgggt tatcgctgaa aggcggcctc ggccccgatc
    55201 tgcggtccaa aacactggaa cactacgatg ccgaggtact gaccggcgtg atcctcgacg
    55261 gcatccccga caccgcgatg cccccatggc ggcccttgat cagcgaagaa gaggccgaat
    55321 ggatcgcccg ttacctgctg gcacaggagg cacaatgaaa cagctcatcc ttaccctcgc
    55381 cgccaccctt atgatgacca ccgcccaggc tgaacccacg gcgaccggcg acctaggact
    55441 tgtgatcgaa cgcgccaagg gctcggttct tctggtggac caatccgacc gcgcagcgct
    55501 ggcgcggatc gaaggtctgg gcgatctgtc ccatgcctcg ctggtctatt cacccgatga
    55561 acgctttgcc tatgtatttg gacgagacgg cggcctgact aaggtggata tcgtcacccg
    55621 ccagatcgtg aaccgggtcg tgcaggcggg caacgccatt ggcggtgcca tttcggatga
    55681 cggcgagctg gtcgctgtat cgaattatga acctggcggt gtgcgcgtct tcgatgcgga
    55741 cacgctagag atggtcgcgg acattcctac cgacagcaaa accatcggat tggtcgatgc
    55801 acccggccgc cggtttgttt ttaccatgtg ggacacgggc gaaacctgga ttgctgattt
    55861 ctccaacggc gcacccgcga tcaccaagat ccccgacatg ggcaagaatc cttacgacgc
    55921 gctgatcacc gcaaatggcc gcacctatat caccggcttg tttggcgagg atggcctgac
    55981 cgcgctggac ctttgggccg agacgcccga acccatccgc gtgctgccca actatgggcg
    56041 cgggcaagag gagatgccgg tctacaagat gcctcacctc gaaggctggg cgctgacggg
    56101 gcgcgaattt gtgctgcctg ccgtcggcca tcacgaggtt ctgtggatcg acgccgacac
    56161 tctgaccgag accggacgta cgcagaccca tggtcagccg gtctttgcca tggcccgtcc
    56221 tgacgggcgg caggtttggg taaactttgc ccaccctttg aacgacacca ttcaggttat
    56281 tgattctgtg accaaggaga tcattcacga attcaaaccc ggccctgccg tactgcatat
    56341 ggagttcact ccgcgagggc atgaggtctg gatcagcgtg cgcgacgcca acaaggttat
    56401 ggtctacgac acgcaaacgt ttgaaaaact gcgcgagatc gacgccgaca gcccatccgg
    56461 cattttcttc accgcccgtg cgcacagaat ggggctttga catgcaacac atcaccgatc
    56521 ccatcgaccg ccgtttgctg gacgagtttc agcgcgactt tccgattaca gagcgtccgt
    56581 tccaggtgtt ggcgtctttg ctagggctgg acgaagccga ggtgattgat cgccttactc
    56641 gcatgcaggc caccgggcgg attacacgcg tgggtgccac catcgctccg ggcgcggttt
    56701 cggccagcac cttggccgct gttgcggccc ccgaacatcg gttggaagag attgcagccc
    56761 tgatcgacgc cgaaccgggc gtgaaccaca actaccagcg ggaggatgac tggaacctct
    56821 ggttcgtcgc aaccggcccg gatcgcaccc atgtcgatga cacccttgca cggatatcgc
    56881 agcgttccgg actgcgggtt ctggacctgc gcctcgtacg tccattcaac gtcgatttgg
    56941 gctttcgtat gtcgggaaaa acacgcaatg ttcctggcct tcgtaaggtg gatcgctcag
    57001 ccatgcagcc cggagatcgc gagttgctgc aggcgctcag ctcgggcctg accctgacag
    57061 agattcctta tgccgcattg gcacaaacgc tgggcagaga tgattccgac gtaatggggc
    57121 gtatcgaagc gctgcaaaca gcaggcataa tctctcgtct cggggttatc gtgcgccacc
    57181 gggcgctcgg ctggtcagcc aatgcgatgg ttgtttggga catgccgccc gaacaggtgg
    57241 acacggctgg accggcgctg gcggcctatc ccggcgtgac gctttgctat gagcgcaacc
    57301 cggtcaagga tgtctggccc tatcgcctct attccatgat ccatgcacgc tcgcgccccg
    57361 aagcgatgga ggttctggcc gcagccgccg ctctgcccga actggcaggc gcacggaaca
    57421 aagtgctgtt ttcgacccgt tgtttcaaac agaccggcgc gttgatccaa ccgaaagagg
    57481 cagcagcatg actatggacg cgaccgaccg cgtaatcctg aaccggatgc aggacgacct
    57541 gccgctgacc gcgtatccct ttgccagtgt agcccaggaa cttgggattc ccgaagacga
    57601 actcctaacc cgtctcgcac gaatgaaaga gcagcggatc atcacacgtt tcggcccgtt
    57661 tttcgacgct gctgcaatgg gtggagcgtt ctgcctgtgc gccatggccg tgccagagga
    57721 tgaattcgaa accgtcctga ccaaagtcaa tgcgcacgcc gaggttgccc ataactatga
    57781 gcgtacgcac cggctgaaca tgtggttcgt gctggctacc gaaacgcctg aagggatcga
    57841 ggccgccgct gatgcgatcg aacgggaaac ggggatcgaa gttctccgtt tccccaaact
    57901 acaggaattt ttcatcggct tccgggtggc agcatgatcg acgttcagga cagagaaata
    57961 atcgaagcgc tgcaaagcgg cctgccgctt gtgccagcgc cttatgcagc cgttgccgaa
    58021 acacttgggt tggacgagga tgcccttttg tatcgtctgg cggagctgaa atcgcatggt
    58081 gttatccgcc gtatcgccgc cgctccgaac cactacaagc tggggatgac ggcaaacggg
    58141 atgactgttt gggatgtaga cggcagccag gtcgcggaat tgggcgcacg gatcggggcg
    58201 ctgccctttg tcacccactg ctacgaacgt ccccgcgccc tgcccgattg gccctataac
    58261 ctgttcgcca tggtccacgg ttctgaccgg gacgaagtcg agaaaaaacg cgccgagatc
    58321 ttcgcaattc tgggcgatgc ctgccgggcc aaggacatcc tctattccac gcgcatcctg
    58381 aagaagacag ggctgcggtt gaaaaagaaa ggctgagaca tgttccgcct gaccgaatac
    58441 atgcagcagc tcgtcaaacc gacaccggtg cgcagacgcc gtcccggccc ggtgaagccg
    58501 gtagtgatct ggaacctgac gcggcgctgc aatctgaaat gccgccactg ttacaccgtt
    58561 tcagcagatg tcgcgttccc cggtgagctc agtcacgagc aagccatggt aacccttgag
    58621 gatctgggcc aattccgcgt cccggccctg atcctctcgg gtggggaacc gctggaccgg
    58681 ttcgatttct tcgacatcgc caaacgcgcc cgcgatctgg tgccgatgct ggcactgtcg
    58741 accaacggta cgcggattta cgacgaaacc gccgacatga tcgccgacgt gggcttcaac
    58801 tatgtcggca tttcgctgga cgggatcggg gccacaaatg actggttccg gggcgtcgaa
    58861 ggcgcctttg ccgatgctct gcgcggcgta cgcgaatgta agaaacgcgg tatcaaggtg
    58921 ggcctgcggt tctgcctgac cgaaggtacg caacatcacc tgcctgacct gctgcaactg
    58981 tgcgacgatg agggtgtcga caagttctac ctgtctcacc tcgtctatgc cgggcgcggt
    59041 gacaagaacc gaggcgagga tgccgagcat ttgcgcactc gtaagggttt ggatttgttg
    59101 ttggaacgtg cgtgggaagc cgtctcgggc ggccgtccgc tggatatcgt gactggcaat
    59161 aacgatgccg atgccgggta tttcctgaac tgggttcggt tgcatttcga ccatgacaaa
    59221 gctgccaatg tgcgggaaca tcttgcggcg tggggtggca actctagcgg tttgggcgtg
    59281 gccaatatcg acaacctcgg ccgcgtgcat cccgatacct attggtccga ttacactgtt
    59341 ggcaatgtga agaccaaatc gttttcggaa ctctggacca gcgatgaccc gatgctcgcc
    59401 atgctgcgta cccgtccgcg tcctttgaag gggcgttgcg gggcctgtca gttaaaggat
    59461 gtctgcggtg gcaacacccg catccgtgcc ttgcaactga ccggcgaccc gtgggccgag
    59521 gacccggcct gctatctatc aaacgaagaa atcggcgtgc agggcgcagg cgagcgtctg
    59581 caggtcacgc cgttccgagg gaaaagccat gatccggcgc atcaattctt ttgacacctt
    59641 gaaaatcggc acattctgct cgctgctgct gaccggcgca gcttgggctg atgcaccttc
    59701 ggattatgcc gaattctgtg cctcatgcca tggtgaaaac cgtctgggtg gggtcggtcc
    59761 ggcgctgatc cccgagacgt tgaaacggat gcgtgggcca cgcgtggcgg cggtgattgc
    59821 cgaagggcgt acggccaccc agatgcctgc gttttcgcac gagttggacg cgttgcagat
    59881 cgaggaactg gcgggatggt tgaaatctcc gctggagacc gatcccgaat ggggtgaggc
    59941 cgatatcatg gccagccgga ctctggataa tgagtacgta tcggttgacg cgcctgtctg
    60001 gtacagcgac ccgatgaaca tcacgctggt ggtggaaaca ggcgatcatc atgtcagtgt
    60061 gctggacggt gatacgttcg aggttctgga tcggttcgaa accccgttcg ccgtgcatgg
    60121 tgggccgaag ttcagccccg atgggcgcta tgtcttcatc atgtcgcgcg atggctgggt
    60181 gcagaaatat gatatctggg cgctgaaaca ggtgggccgc gtgcgcgcgg ggttaaacag
    60241 ccgcaacatc gccatgtcgg gtgacggcaa atgggtggca gtagcgaact atttaccgaa
    60301 ctcactgacc ctgctgtcga cagaggactt gtcggtcgcg aaagtcattg aagtcaaaag
    60361 caaaaagggc gttcccagcc gcgtttccgc cgtttatcag gcaccgccgc gcgaaagctt
    60421 tgttctggcg ctgaaggatg tccccgagat ttgggaggtg ttctacgggg ccaacccgcc
    60481 gcaatccggt attggccacg atttccgcat cgaggggcag ttcaagaacc ctgacccgtt
    60541 ccccgtgcgc aagatcacca cgcctgatta tctggacgat ttctttttcg atcaaagtta
    60601 tgaatacgtt atgggcgcct cgcgtgatgg caagggcggg caggtgattg atctggtgat
    60661 cggtcataag atcgcagatc tggacctgcc gggtatgcct cacttaggtt cggggatcac
    60721 ctggcagcag ggcgacacca ccgtgatggc tacgccgcat ctgaccgatg gcacggtctc
    60781 ggtgatcgac atgggaacat gggaaaccgt caagcggatc aaaaccgaag ggccaggatt
    60841 cttcatgcgc agccatgaga actcgcctta cgtctgggcc gatgtgttct ttggcccgaa
    60901 caaggatgcc atgcacgtga tcgacaagca aagccttgaa atcgtgaaaa ctttgcgccc
    60961 cgcgccgggc aagaccgtgg ctcatgtcga gtttaccaag gatggcagtc acgcgctggt
    61021 ttcgatctgg gaagatgacg gcgcggtgat cgtctatgac gcgcaaacgc tggaagaggt
    61081 ccgccgcctg ccgatgcgca aaccgtctgg gaagtacaat gtctggaaca aaatcacctt
    61141 ctcggaaggc accagccact gaaggcaaat ggccggtctg gaagctggcc atcctgcttt
    61201 atcctgccac ggctctgacc gtggccatca acctgtttct ggctgggctg atcctgcaca
    61261 gcgcggggtt tggtgccatt gaaccagtac ctgcgatctt atggtccatc cccttgggcg
    61321 tgcccgcctc atggctggca gggcgctggg tgcgtggcct gatggatgag gcagacgatt
    61381 gatttgaaaa gaaaatcaga aaattgcttc acctaaccta agtcaagtcg cgactcggta
    61441 gaatccaata ccccaaaggc atagctttcc gagtcggaga ctccatgcct gccctgatcc
    61501 ctctgcacaa tctccctgta cgcgcaactc gcgcggcatg tgggttggca ggcatattcc
    61561 ttctgttgtt gcaggccttt ggaccggcgc tggcgagtcc cggtgaaagt gtctggatgg
    61621 agatctgctc ggaaggcggc gcggtctggg ttgaagttga tcttgaggag gacaccgaag
    61681 acccgaccgc gtactgccca aaatgcgccg attgcgcgct gtgcgctgtc accagtgcag
    61741 cgcccgcacc cgagctggtg cagataccgc aaatcggaaa cttccgtgtt gtacagcttc
    61801 agaacagcaa atcttccatg ttgtacaagt cgcataagct gtggcccgaa acccggggac
    61861 ctccgcgccc gacccaagaa actgctgaac gcgccctgcg cgcgtccatg gcgtccaccc
    61921 taagtatagg agatgcgccg tggccgtaag tcgcgcaatc catataatgc tggcccttgc
    61981 cctgtcctgc ctgatggcga tcagtgccca tgccgacagc ctcgccagct tcctgcccga
    62041 gattgaaccc gccgatctgg cccccggtgc tgatgccatt gggccggtcc gcgatgacgt
    62101 tccggttgca cccgttctga aggccggcga gaccgttgcc tgggccttcc taacctctga
    62161 cttcgttggc accaccggct attccggcaa accgatccat gtggtcgccg ccatcgatga
    62221 tcaagcggtg ctaaccggtg tgcaattggt caaacactcg gagcccatcg ttctgattgg
    62281 catccccaac gcgcgcatgg ttgagctgac cgaaggctat gccggtctgg acttgaaggt
    62341 tgaggctgaa accggcggtg aggggcatga cctcgatatc atctcggggg ccaccgtcac
    62401 gatcatggtg attgatgaca gtcttgtgcg cggcggcatc aaggtggcgc gggcgctggg
    62461 gttgggcggt ttgtctccgc tgcaggccga tgggccgaaa cgcgaagtcg atctggcgca
    62521 ggatgcggta tacgactgga acaccctgtc cggcaacggc tcggtccggc gactaacgct
    62581 ggatatcggg caggtcaacg ctgcgttcga agccaccgga gatcagcgcg ccatcaaacg
    62641 ccctgaaccc ggcgaaccag atgacaccta tattgatatg catatggcgt tggtatccgt
    62701 gccgtcgatc ggcaagtcgc tgctgggtga ggccgaatat caaaacatgg tcgactggct
    62761 ggacgaaggc gagcaggcca ttctggtgct ggggcgtggg gcctacagct tcaagggctc
    62821 gggctatgtc cggggcggga ttttcgaccg gattcagttg atccaaggcg acaattcggt
    62881 gcgattcttc gacaagcagc agcgccggtt gggcaaggtt gcggcacccg atgccccaag
    62941 tttcacggaa ttggacatct tcaagatccc cgctgaggcc gagtttgatc cggccgagcc
    63001 ctttcgcctg caactgttgg cgcagcgggc tgtgggcgcg gttgagaaga cctttctgac
    63061 cttcgatctg ggctacaaac tgcccgagca gtatctgctg cccgttgcgg cgccagtagt
    63121 tgtcgatgac gccaccggcg aggcagcagc caaggccgcg ctttggaaac gcatctggaa
    63181 ggaccgcacg gttgagatcg gggtgctggg cgtcatgctt ttggtgctga cggcgacatt
    63241 cttcttccag ttccacgcca ccatgaacgc ccgcgtcttc tattggttcc gcatcggata
    63301 cctgaccatg acgctgttct tcatcggctg gtacgccaat gcgcagctga gcgtggtgaa
    63361 cctgatggcg ctggcaggca gtctgcgcac cggcttctct tgggatgcct tcttgctgga
    63421 cccgttggtc ttcatccaat ggttcgctgt cgctgccgcg ctgctgttct ggggtcgggg
    63481 tgcttattgc ggctggctgt gcccgttcgg cgcgctgcag gaactgacca acaagatcgc
    63541 gcgggccttc aaggtgccgc aatggacact gccctggggc ctgaatgagc ggctctggcc
    63601 cgcgaaatac atgatcttcc tcgtgttgtt cgggatcagt tttgtctcga tcccgctggc
    63661 tgaaacctat gccgaggtcg agccgttcaa gaccgcgatt attctgaaat tcatgcgcga
    63721 ctggcccttc gtggtctttg cgctgaccct gctggggatc gggctgttca tcgaacggtt
    63781 ctattgccgc tatctctgcc ccttgggtgg tgcgctggcg atccctgccc gtatccgcat
    63841 gttcgactgg ctgcgccgct acaaggattg cggcaccccc tgtcagacct gcgccaacga
    63901 atgccccgtt caggcgatcc accccaccgg tgagatcaat ccgaacgagt gcgtcacctg
    63961 cctgcattgt caggtgctct accagtccga ggacaaatgt cccgtcgtta tccgccagtt
    64021 gaaacggcgg gccaagacag ggtcggttca accgaaaacc cccctcggac aaccaccggc
    64081 gaaccatccg aacgccaaac cgcaaaccgt ttcctaaaaa ggaggaacga tcatgtcgga
    64141 acacgataag aaactgaacg tcacacgccg cggactgctg ggtgcatctg caaccggcgc
    64201 cgtgttggcc gggaccggtc tgggcagcac cctgatgacc gcgaaagagg ccagcgccgc
    64261 cgccaatgcc gcgctggagc ccggcgagtt ggacgaatat tacggcttct ggtcctcggg
    64321 tcagaccggc gaggtgcgta tcctcggcgt gccgtcgatg cgcgagttga tgcgcattcc
    64381 ggtattcaac cgctgctcgg ccaccggctg gggccagacc aacgagtcgc tgaagatcct
    64441 gaccgaaggg ctgctgccag agaccaagca gtacctggcc gccaatggca aagtcaccta
    64501 cgacaatggc gacctgcacc acccgcacat gtccttcacc gatggcacct atgatggccg
    64561 ctatttgttc atgaatgaca aggccaacac acgcgtcgcg cgcatccgct gcgacgtgat
    64621 gaaatgcgac aagatcatcg aaatcccgaa cgcgcatgac atccacggtc tgcgtccgca
    64681 gaaatacccg cgtaccggct atatcttcgc caatggcgaa cacgaggcac cgctggtcaa
    64741 tgatggcgag atcctcgatg atccgtcgca atatgtgaac atcttcactg ccatcgacgg
    64801 tgacacgatg gagatcgcat ggcaggtgat ggtgtcgggc aacctcgaca acactgactg
    64861 cgactatcag ggcaaatacg cattctcgac ctcgtataac tcggaaatgg gtatgaacct
    64921 ggccgagatg accgagaatg agctggacca cgtggtcgtg ttcaacctga aaggcatcga
    64981 agacgcgatt gctgctggca actatcagga gctgaacggc gtcaaggtcg tggacgggcg
    65041 caaagaggcg ggcggtaacc tgacccgtta catcccgatc ccgaactcgc cgcacggagt
    65101 gaacgcagca cccgacaaga aacacatcat gatcaacggc aagctgtccc cgaccgtatc
    65161 cgtgatcgat gtggaaaagg tcgatgcgct gtttgccgac aatgccgatc cacgctcggc
    65221 catcgtggcg gaaccgcagc tgggtctggg cccgcttcac accgcgtttg acggcaaggg
    65281 caacgcctac accaccctgt tcctggacag ccaggtggtg aagtgggaca tcgccaaggc
    65341 catcgaagcc tacggtggtg cggatgttga tccgatccta gacaaagtgg atgtgcatta
    65401 tcagccgggc cacaattcga cctcgatggg cgaaacggct gaggctgatg gcaagtggct
    65461 gatttcgatg aacaagttct cgaaagaccg cttcctgaac gtcggaccac tgaagccgga
    65521 aaacgagcag ttgatcgata tctcgggtga taagatgaag gtggtccatg acggcccgac
    65581 cttcgcggaa ccgcatgact cgatcctcgt gcaccggtcc aaggtgaacc cggtcaatgt
    65641 ctgggatcgc aacgacccga tgtgggaaga agcgcgccag caggctgccg ccgatggtgt
    65701 ggaccttgaa gagggcgccg aggagccaat ccgcgatggc aacaaggtgc gggtctacat
    65761 gacctcgacc gcgccggtgt tcagccttga gaagttcacc gtcaaacagg gtgacgaggt
    65821 aacgttgtat atcaccaacc tggatgacgt ggatgacgtg acccacgggt tgtgcctgtc
    65881 gaacttcggc atcgcgatgg aggttgcgcc gcaggccacc gcctcggtca ccttcattgc
    65941 cgaccgtccg ggcgtgcact ggttctattg ccagtggttc tgccacgcgc tgcacatgga
    66001 gatgcgcggc cggatgttcg ttgagccgcg gagcgcgtaa ccatgcgttg gtccctgctc
    66061 ataccgctcc tgctcggctc gcccctttgg gcggcggatt gggatgtgcc caaccgggca
    66121 ggggccatca acgagatact ggcgcaggcg gcggatgggg acaccctccg cctgagcccc
    66181 ggcgtttaca cagaaacgct ggttctggac cggcccgtca cgattgacgg gctgggacag
    66241 gccaccatcg acggacaagg cgaaggcagc gtcatcaccg tgaccgggcc gggtgtgacc
    66301 gtgcgcggtc tgacggtgat cggatcgggc tcggaccatg acgggatcga cagcggcatc
    66361 cagttgacca agacggccca tgcgccggtg gtcgaagaca atgtgctgct gggcaatctc
    66421 tatggcatcg acatccatgg ggccaaggac agtatcgtcc ggcgaaaccg gattgaaggg
    66481 cggcaagacc agcgcatgaa cgagcgtggc aatggcgtct atgtctggaa cgcgccgggt
    66541 gcggtggttg aggacaacga tatccgctat ggccgcgacg gaatctttgt aaactcgtcg
    66601 aagaagaaca ccttcaccgg caacctgttt agcgatctgc gttttgccgt gcattacatg
    66661 tatgccgaca attcggtggt cagcgacaac gtctcgatcg gcaatgatct gggctacgcg
    66721 gtgatgttca cgaccaatgt gaccgtggcc aataacgtct cgatcggcga ccgcgaacat
    66781 ggcgtcatgc tgaactatgc caacaaaagc accatcaccg gaaacgttgt gaaaggtgcg
    66841 aaagagaaat gcaccttcct ctataactcg aacaagaacg agttcaccga taactggttt
    66901 gagggatgcg gcatcggcat ccactttacc gctggcagcg agcgcaaccg catcgttggc
    66961 aattcattca tcggaaaccg gacgcaggtg aaatatgtct cgaccaaatg ggtcgagtgg
    67021 tccgaagacg gacgcggcaa ctactggtcc gatttcgccg cttatgatgt ggatggcaac
    67081 ggcattgccg atgcccccta tcgccccaat gacagtatgg accatgtgct gtggacccaa
    67141 ccctcagcca aactgctgct cggctcgcct gccgtgcaac tggtgcgctg gtcgcaatcg
    67201 gccttcccgg cgttgttgcc ggggggcgtg atggacagca acccattgat gcaagcccct
    67261 gaactcccag ctatgaaaaa ggtgcctcat gacggataag gccctgtcaa tcgaccatgt
    67321 tctcaaggac cgtggaaaaa accgcgttct tgacgatatc accctgtctc ttgcccccgg
    67381 tcagcgcgtt gcgctgttgg gccataacgg tgctggcaag tcgacgctga tcaaatctat
    67441 cctcggcctg acgccgatcc atggcggagc cattcggatc ggagacgcca cccccggtag
    67501 tgctcaggcg cgtcgcgaga cggcctatct gcccgaagcg gtgtcatttc atcccgcctt
    67561 gacggggcgc gagcagttga ccctgtttgc gcagctttca ggtgcaaagg ccgacgtgct
    67621 tggcctgttg gagcgcgttg gtctcagcga cgcattggac cgtcggatcg gcacctattc
    67681 caaaggcatg cggcaacgtt tgggtctggc gcaggtgctg ctgggacaac cgaaagtggc
    67741 tttgctggat gagccgacaa gcgggctgga cccgatctcg cggcaggacc tttatgccat
    67801 catcgacgag ctggctgccc aaggcacagc cgttctaatc gccagccatg cgctgaccga
    67861 ggtcgaggcc cgtactgatc gcatcgccat catgcgcaag ggtcggatgg tcgctgatga
    67921 caccctgaac aatctgtcgg ctctggccgg tctgccgatc cgcctgaagg tgcgcgccag
    67981 tgccaatcct gatgtgctgg ccgctgaact gggtggcaac cggatcaatg gggcatccgt
    68041 tgaattgctc tgcgcacccg aagacaagat ggaggcgctg cgccggatcg ccgggttggg
    68101 cgacgcggtg gcggatgtgg aaatgacgcc gcccaagctg gaagacctct atcgccacta
    68161 cgcacaggag gatttgcaat gacccgcttc ctcgccatca cccgcacaga aatgctgatc
    68221 ctgcgccgca accgctggct gctggtcgcc acgctgatca tggttctgtt cgccttggcg
    68281 ctgacctttg cgggcagcgc accaaccggc actttaggcg tcgacatgct gaccgtttcg
    68341 gtggcctcga tgaccacgct gtcggtctac cttgcgccgc tgctggcgct gatgatcgcc
    68401 tttgacgcca tcgcgggcga tgtggatcgc ggcagcctgt cgctgctgct gtcctacccg
    68461 gcaggacgcg gagaaatcct gttgggcaag ttcaccgccc atctggccgc attggccttc
    68521 gccatgacca tcggtttcgg caccgcaggc gcggtggccg ccttctttgg cggcgcgggt
    68581 ccggaaagcc tgatggctct ggtccgcctg atcctcacat ctatcctgct gggcgccgtg
    68641 tttctggcgc tgggatacct gctgtccgct ttggcaaagg gggccacggc ggcggcaggt
    68701 ttgtcggccg ggctctggct ggtttttgtc gtcctctatg atctgggcct gttgggggcc
    68761 gtcgtcatgg acaagggcgg caccttcacc caatccgtct ttccgtgggt gatggtggcc
    68821 aacccggccg acgcattccg tttgtggaac atcgccgcaa ccgagggcgt tgcgatagcc
    68881 tcgggcatga ccggagcagc gcaggccctg ccggtctggg ccgcgcccgc ctcgctgctg
    68941 atctggccgg tgctgggctt tgcccttgcg cgtctcgcat ttcggagagt tgagccatga
    69001 gataccttgc cctgatcgct ctggtcgcgt tgacggcctg caaagaagag gtggccgagg
    69061 cccccgaccc ggttgatctc accccggatg cgctgagtta tttctgccag atgaacatcg
    69121 cggaacacgg cgggcccaaa gggcagatcc atctggaagg ctatcccgcg cctttgttct
    69181 ttgcgcaggt gcgcgacatg ctggcctatc tgaaaagccc cgaacgtgat gccaagatca
    69241 ccgctgtcta tgtcagtgac atgagcgtcg cgcccagctg gcggcaaccg gggatttcca
    69301 actggatcgc agccgatggt gcgacctttg tcgtcggcgc cgatgtggcc ggcggcatgg
    69361 gtgcgcgcga agtcgtgccc tttggcgacc ccgccgcggc agaggcgttc attgccgaat
    69421 atggcggcgc tgccctgcca ctgtctgata ttcccgatgc cgaagtgctg ggccccgtcg
    69481 atctggacct cgcgctggag acccccgcat gacccttctg acccgccgcc gtttcctggc
    69541 catctcagcc gcctgcgccg ccgtacccgc cgctgctggc aacgtcgccc aatggcgcgg
    69601 tattgcgctg ggcgcacccg ccagcctgag gctggaaggc tcgacggacg cacaggccgc
    69661 gccgatcttt gctgcggtcg aggcagagct gaatcggctg gaggatatat tcagcctcta
    69721 ccggacgcac tcgcagatca gtcagcttaa ccggatcggc cacctggtca ccccggcgcc
    69781 tgagctgctg gaggtgctga gcctgtgttc cacgcttcac gacgcttcgc gcggggtgtt
    69841 tgatccgacg atccagcccc tgtggctagc gctcgcgagt ggcgcggcgg ggtcgcaagt
    69901 ggaacgtgca cgccagacga ttggttggga caaggttcac gtaagcgccg gtgagatccg
    69961 cctgccgcat cccggacgct cggcgattac cctgaacggg attgctcaag gtgcgatcac
    70021 tgaccggatt gccgctttga tgcgatcctt cgatctgcgc gatgtgctgg tggatatggg
    70081 cgaagtcgcc gcccttggcc agcggagcaa tggcgagccg tggcgcgtcg ggctggccaa
    70141 gcccgacggt gctgtcgcca aacggatcac actgcaggac cgcgccgtcg caacctcggc
    70201 ccccgaaggc accatgctgc agggcgatca ggggcatatc ctgaacccga aagggttggg
    70261 tgcgccctat caggctgtat caatctcagc ctcgcaggca gcattggcag acgggctctc
    70321 aaccgcccta tgcctgaccc cacgtgccaa agcaaaagcg ctgatatcgc gttttccggg
    70381 cgcgcgtatc gagatgagta tctgagcgcg ggtaagactt gtcgtaagag gatggtgcct
    70441 caagagggca tctaatcctt gtttcagggt gtttcaccat gccccagatt tttactaagt
    70501 tgttgttttt cagtgattta actgtaccac cgtgttccac tatgccccat cgtatactat
    70561 atatagaggg tggatagaga ggtggatgag tgtcacggcc attaaacaag ctcagcgcat
    70621 cgacgctgaa gtcggcaccg ccggggaaat actccgacgg cggcgggctg tggttccatc
    70681 ggcgcgagga tggcggggct caatggttct tgcgtgtcac agtgcatggt cgcaggcggg
    70741 agatgggttt gggctcattc ccagaggtgt cgcttaagga agttcgccag gaagccgaga
    70801 actggcgagc tgtggctcgc aaaggaactg acccaatcaa ggagcgggaa cgcctcaaac
    70861 gggaggaagc aagcaaacta catcttctga aggatgttgc cctagacgcc ttcgaaagcc
    70921 gaaaggcgga gttgaaaggc gacggtaaag cagggcgctg gttttcacct ttggaacttc
    70981 atgtgttgcc aaaacttggc aaagtccctg ttgtcgaact ggatcaaaag gacatccgcg
    71041 acacgcttgc tcctatctgg cacgacaaag cggacacggc acgaaaggcc atgaaccggt
    71101 tgtctatcgt gatgcgccac gcggcagcac ttggtttgga tgtggatcta caagcgacgg
    71161 ataaagccaa ggccctattg ggtaagcagc gccacaaggc aaaaaacatc cccgctatgc
    71221 cttggaagga tgttcctgcg ttctatcaaa gtctcgatgg tggaacgaca acggagcttg
    71281 ctctgcgttt gctgatactc accgcagtta gatcctatcc gcttcgtaac ctgcatctgg
    71341 atcagattga cggcgatgtt tggaccatcc cggcagcatc gatgaagggc cgcagagatg
    71401 cgacacagga tttccgagtg ccactatcag cagaggccct tgcggttatc gagcaagcca
    71461 aaccgatggc gcgagatggt atactgttcc caggtgtccg gcgcggcgtg atatcggaca
    71521 tgacgatggg gtcgtacatg aaacggagtg aactggttga gcgtccacat gggttcaggt
    71581 catcgtttcg ggattgggtg gcagagacgc agaacgtgcc atttgaggtt gccgaaactt
    71641 gtctcgggca tgttgtcggt ggttctgtcg agcggtcgta caagcggacg gatttcttgg
    71701 agcagcggcg agctctcatg aagagatggt cccttctttt gactgggttt agcggctaag
    71761 gaggagaaat ggtcagtccc gaattggaaa ctcgctttga tgaggccaca atccaagtag
    71821 atgagctttt cacagagctc gttcagcaga gcgggcaagg cttaggggag tttttgaacg
    71881 tttcgtacac ccatttgata atctcgttta ttccgggaat tcgcacggtc ccttcggagg
    71941 gcggtggtgt gtattacgaa gtcaatgagg cagcatctgt ttttctcgga ggtgcagcgc
    72001 agaagctgcc tgaggcgctg gacgttttga aatccatttg cgcaagcaat gtgttcgaag
    72061 gagcagaaat gccacaaagc cttagaatga aagcccacat gctcattcta ggcaaatttc
    72121 ctggagcaaa gcgcagagga ccaccgctgt ctcaagattt cactcagaaa tttctaatgc
    72181 gccaaattgc actcgacata agagacttct ttgaattgac actcacgcgc catgacggcc
    72241 caacgaccct gagtgcttgc gacgcagtgt caatggtggc gaataagcat ggggtagatg
    72301 tgcagtacaa agcactagag tcatggtgca cgcatgcgaa gtttaaagga tttcgggagc
    72361 gtgccgacgc aatatggcat cacatagttg atgattattt ggttagtgtt ggcgctttga
    72421 agaattctcc ttccggcttg tccggaccat ttactgaatt agggcgtatg cgaaaaacat
    72481 agctttctac caaatttggt gcaccacgaa gcaacacggt gcacagctat gaaactgctt
    72541 tccttccaag acctgcaagt caaactaggt ggtcgcagcc ggtccagcgt ctaccgcgat
    72601 gtagaactgg gtcgtcttcc taagccaatc aaattcggtc tacgcgttta ttggaacgaa
    72661 gacgatatcg acgctgcaat cgagaaacag gttgctgcgt agtcaaaacc cgcacccagg
    72721 aacagggcgc gggcggcatg caattgcggc tggcaggata gttgcgattg taaccgtttc
    72781 tcgcccttgg tgcaacaacc aaggagcaaa aaatgagtac tgagcagaaa ccagacttcg
    72841 aactccctcc ggccaacgcg ctacgcgttt accgctgggc agaccttcca aacctgacgg
    72901 ctccggcact ctaccgggtc acagatccgg gccagcaacc gcgcgaaatc tgcgcatcca
    72961 agcacaagcg ccaagtcctt gaggggctga tgcggtcgcc gctctacgcc gccagctact
    73021 gtcgcctgtc ggaccaggtg ctacctctgc gccgcgacga tggtgtgaac atcgaatgca
    73081 agatgtatcg tggcgatgca gacaccggac gccaaaagtt cggcatctat gttctggtat
    73141 cgcaggtcga gttgattgaa accggcgagg tggcggcatg agaaccgttg acctgcaagt
    73201 atctactctt cgccgcaagc acggcctcac tgaggctgcc gctcgcattg tcgctgcatt
    73261 gtattttagg gagggccgct aatggccctc attacacaga tccccaagaa cagtcgcgag
    73321 aaataccgtg ccagccggga tgaattccgg gggcacgacc tcatcaatat tcgcgtctac
    73381 ttcatctcag aagacggaga catgcgcccc ggcaaacagg gcgtgtcatt ccgggcctca
    73441 ttgctgccgg agttcataga cgcgctcagc aaggcggagg ctgcgtagat ggggcgcgat
    73501 aagcgaaatg agaaacgcgg cgagcacttc acaaagcttg ttcgtaacat gatggaggag
    73561 cccgcttggc gggccctctc gtcaaccgcg caggcgctgt atccttggct aaagctggaa
    73621 tggcgtggcc cagacaataa caataacggc aggatcagtt taagtgtccg gcaggcggca
    73681 gagcgtcttg gtgtaacgcg caataccgtc gcaaatggtt tccgcgaatt gcaggccaag
    73741 ggcttcatcg cagtaaccac gccacccaaa cttggtgaca gtggtgtagc tacttccccg
    73801 ctgtttgaac tcaccgagtt atccttgcct accgcacagg gccacagtgg ccgcaggctg
    73861 tacaagcagt ggtctgaagg cgcggatttc ccggttgtga aagccccgat tcacaacccc
    73921 aatgggacca acggaaaaga aaaaccccgt catcaaaatc atgacagcac cgtcttaaat
    73981 ttgtgccggg gacagcagag gcggcacaaa aatgatgaca gggcggctca aaaattgtgc
    74041 cggaaacacc ccatttcggc ggggctcccg gctcaatatt gatgacatcc ttaatctacc
    74101 agggggtctg ggggaaacgg acaccttttg caccaacaat ccaacaagcg aggcatgagc
    74161 aatgactgac gaaaccaaag gcgacatcgt ccccaagaaa agcgagccaa gcaaatctgg
    74221 ggtcaaattc gaaggcagca acaaagaagg taacattgtc gagctaacca agcacgacgg
    74281 gctaagggaa gtgttcggaa ccgactgcga tgaactggct agtgctttga tggctcattg
    74341 cctgaaagca ctgaacaacg cggaatctgg tagcgcgggt gaaataaacg atgagcgggc
    74401 gttcatgatt tccatcatcc acgacatcgc gccacgagat gccgttgaga gaatgctggc
    74461 agtccagatg gcagccacac atgtcgcaac aattcggtcg gcccggtggc ttggtgccac
    74521 ggagacaatc cctcaagccc aactccacta cacgggattc aacaaactct cgcgtacatt
    74581 cgccgcccag gttgaaaccc ttcgcaagca ccgaaacggc ggtaaacaga cggtcaccgt
    74641 tcagcacgtg aacgttgaag acggcggaca agctattgtt ggtaacgtcg agacgggggg
    74701 aggcaaaaaa tgaaagatgc caccaacccc atggaaaggg cgcacgcagc cccacgatgc
    74761 actgcgaagt ccaaacgcac gggacttccc tgcaaaaacc cagcggtcag cggctggact
    74821 gtctgccgaa tgcatggcgc acgcggtgga catggttctg gcaaagccaa cccggcctat
    74881 aagcacggta tgcgcagccg tgaagctcag gagctgagga aagccgtcaa tgagcatctg
    74941 cgtctggctc gagaactaga acaacttcta gatagtggcg gttatcggca ataaggcccg
    75001 ttgcggcggc gcgtcgtatc aaagtggaaa tgccccttat gatagcggtc agagtctggc
    75061 ccaagtactg tactgaataa accacaggca cctgcgtgaa cttcacgcaa aacagcgctt
    75121 gtcgcattgt tcgcccaacc gtcgccaaca gtaattacag tgccgtccat tagtatgaag
    75181 gaagatatgt ctatcgcatg tccacgagca tgtgcagaaa ggcgagcgcc aggttgattg
    75241 ttctgtgtct tgcatgcgta gtgtccggac aagcgcaatc ccttcaggcc acctctcaga
    75301 tccgcaaaag ccggttttgc tgtgttctcc aaccatgcct tcagcgtaat agctgtcttg
    75361 caatccaata gcgccagttg gctgagataa acatctgaca cgatacgaat gcgcacaggt
    75421 tcggcaatgc cgcacccgcg acgtctccct gaaaaaggct tgcgattttc tccgattata
    75481 gtccaatcgc cgcaaacggc tccgcgttca cgcatcattt tgcgtccgat ttcgaattgg
    75541 cgaaacttgc atgggcgcaa ttgaggtctt ggagaaattg tcaaatctcc ttctggaatg
    75601 gcagcaacgg ttttttctac ggagcccacc tcctgctctg ttggtagctc gtacaactct
    75661 gtttctcgtg gttgaccgta cgtacgttcc tggcaatccg gtgccgcact cgcaatactt
    75721 gcgtaaaaaa cgaacaaagg tacgaatact cgcatcagca accaaatttc ctctcaagcc
    75781 cgaacgattg tctttctgcc actttctgga ggctggcggt atcgagaaat cacatgcccg
    75841 aactcttttg agctgccata acgttcaatt gaactcccgc atcatgtggc tttcgatttg
    75901 ataagcacta aagccatggc gatgaggtgt acgacgcgcc aaactcgtac cccctcatag
    75961 aaatcgctaa tcccatcacg acgcgccgca cctgcttggt atcggtgcag cgtgtttgaa
    76021 ttgtgtctga gataagaaaa taaggggtct acgggaatcc cccaatttcg gacaaggcgc
    76081 tagcggggta gattgggttt aacggaacaa cactaccaca ccgtataccc cctcaagaga
    76141 gaggggctgg ctaagacccc ctcatccagc ccctcaccac cttcactctc aatcatttgt
    76201 gagacggtgg gttcttcccc tactcccaga ttgggaggcc agcttagtat accacaagtg
    76261 gcccgccata ttcagcccac tataaatggg gggtgtcggc aggctcagcc gtcgctacct
    76321 ggcgcgttag atattgaatt gctgatgcat cagagaacca cattgtccct gtgcagttgc
    76381 ccttaaagtc ttagcaccag ttgccagtac acaatccatc gcaagcttgt agccagagaa
    76441 tgccgcaacc tcttacagtg ggattacatc cgcccgcgag gcattcttga attgcaccac
    76501 aatcgttgtg tcgccacata caggatcttg atgacgagca agtacaagtg ggcaatgcat
    76561 cttcttcttg ttcaatggtt gtggtttcgc acgcgttatc gcccagtctt tgtgtgtatt
    76621 tctggaaaac ggagtgatcc gggaatactc tttctgcaag cgctgacata ctgtcaattt
    76681 gtgcaattac tgcctggttc ctttcttggt cggaatagct ctcgggcgaa aggatatcac
    76741 tcagttctcg cagtaattta cattgcgaac tatccgataa ttcggaagcc ccttctagca
    76801 gtcggtcttg ccacatgctg aattggatgg ctgcgggcag acaatcgaat atcgcctttt
    76861 gctcggataa gctaagtgcc gatagtccgg cacgaaaaga ggtgatgggc gaagaagggc
    76921 tatgcatagt gttcctccag tctgatactg atacatatca cacttgaaaa agttcaccaa
    76981 acgttcccct agtttcgcta tgctcgaacg atgtgcggac gactcggcag acctgaaatg
    77041 acctgggcgg aactctatgc cctgcagaac tggatcgtga atggcgttcc tatcccaact
    77101 gagcgcgatc caaacgccaa agacctgtcc atgagctgga acgtcaagcc aactcagatg
    77161 ttggatatgg cgttaatcca cgacgaccga ctgataagct ctacggcgcg ctggtggctt
    77221 gtaccgcact ggttcaagga agacgtgaaa cagtggaagc taaccacttt caacgcgaag
    77281 attgaaacag cgcataagct aggttcgttc cgggtcgcct ggaaaagcag caggtgcatt
    77341 atcccggcca gtttctacta tgaatggaca ggtcctaacg gggccaagca gccgtgggtt
    77401 atcaagacag ataccaatga cccctgcatg tacttcgcag gcctctactc gcgcctctca
    77461 tcgggtctga acacctgtac aatcctcacg cgccctgccc tacatcaaat cgaacacata
    77521 catgcacggt cgccggttat tctgacgaat gagaaccttg tgccgtggat gtcgggtgag
    77581 attgaccacg acgaagcgca gaacttgggc acggaatggg atggacggat gcgctatcac
    77641 aaggttgcac cgattggccg cgatgatgac gggccggagt taatcgacgt tatcgaagcg
    77701 taatggtcac gcgcagcaga tccccgaaga aagcagcaga tgaaaaatac ttccctatca
    77761 gggtgcgtgt gcaggttcct gaagaagggt tcggctacaa gcttggcgag atacattgct
    77821 ggctaaatac tcatgccgga cggggacact ggggttggaa tgcagacaac gtgctatctc
    77881 gcggcgctcg ggatgcggtg tcgttgtatc ttctcgatgc tcgtttgatt gttccgttga
    77941 ccgagacgtt caatttagaa tttgctcaag gtgaggctga cctgtgtggc gaggggtcgt
    78001 tcaggcttat ggctattcac tcccagcatt cttggccaaa tcagaaacag ggagataagg
    78061 aatgaccgca ggcgcttctt ggaattttgt ctggaagagg tcagatgtgc cctgtaagaa
    78121 aatctgcagc atcaccccaa ctataatcgc cgtaaaagca ttggtgattt tagtagtgtt
    78181 cggctctgtt cgcatcaaat agcttcggga gagaaaaagc aaaatcatca tagcaataat
    78241 actaagaatc atcccggtaa ggcgacctgc agaccatggc acaagttcta ttttgtatcc
    78301 aaaaccaccc ggatcattgg gcaactgctg cccagtgcgt tcgaggaaac aagcctcgag
    78361 aattctggtc aactcatctg atcttgaaaa gagcgattgg atgaaagcac cgaaggcttg
    78421 tttgtaggtg tccattatgc actgaaacag tgctatatct tcgtcccggc ctaagttggt
    78481 tacgtccaca taaacgataa agggcaaggg cacgatacca actaagataa tgataagccc
    78541 aactccaaga acaggaagta tccagaataa cctttttaca attgcatctt gtacgaccgg
    78601 cctgatgtct tcggcgagcg tataataggc aaggaatagg ccaccatatc caagcagcag
    78661 atttgccaag aattgaagac ctacacctac caaaaaagaa atcatagtcg cctcaatcta
    78721 acattttcaa ctaaccaact gtatcatcac tgaccatcgc gactacctac aataactggc
    78781 ccgcttgatc cgtgacttgg cctcggtggt ttcaaggtgc ttgtatcggc caccactgaa
    78841 cttctggcaa tccaaagcat gccccgcctt gattacagcg gcactaagat tttcaccgtc
    78901 cgcgtagcat gtacctatgt agcggtcgcc gttcatctcg ccggtcaggt cacatcgcac
    78961 ggttttgcct tgcaggtaat ctatcatcca agccttgcta actcgtcccg cctgggtttc
    79021 cagttcagga gcatcgacac cttcaaagcg aacgggtgtc ccattcttcc caaatagaac
    79081 aatcgtatca gcatctctga catagatatc ggaagacaca attccttctg aagcgcacgc
    79141 ggttagcaag gcaatcaggc agacaaaacg tttcaagacg gttttccttg ctctgcagta
    79201 ttagaccgac gttctgcgcg ctgatccagt ttcttgttta cccaccaagt aagtactttt
    79261 ccaatcgagc taccgatgaa tacacacagt gctaaaacta aggtgagttc aatcatggca
    79321 agtctttcaa tagtactcag tcataaacag ctatgctgct acacacgtat gagcaagcca
    79381 ttagtactaa aggaatattc ttccttcttc ccaataataa catggtcatg aataacaatg
    79441 cccatagtat cgcaggcgtc ctttatcctt tcggtcataa caatatcgga gttgctgggc
    79501 gtggggtcgc ctgatggatg attatggacg aggatgagcg aactggcgtt taattccaga
    79561 gcccgtttca cgacttcacg cgggtacacc ggtacgtggt caacagtgcc cttggcctgt
    79621 tcctcatcag caatcagaac attcttccga tccatgtaga gaacccggaa ttgctcaact
    79681 tcgcggtgcg ccattgcggt acggcagtag gttaccaggg cctcccatga ggacacaaca
    79741 tcccgcttca ttatctgcgc ctgagccatc ctgtgcccga aggcttcgac aacgcgcagg
    79801 tgatagtaaa cccagtcgtt agccccatct accttgagaa tgcgatgcat tgaggccgcg
    79861 ataacaccgt ttaggtcacc aaactcagcc aacagacgtt ttgccaacgg ctttacatcg
    79921 atcctcggga ttgcgttgaa cagcagcaat tctagaagtt catattccgg cattggatcg
    79981 tgaccgcctt tgagaaagcg ttgccgcagt cgctcacgat gtccccaata gtgaggccgg
    80041 ttaactccat cctcgtcttt aatcaggcca ccaccagcag cattctttgg tgaaagtcgg
    80101 tctcggtaaa cgtatgacgg cgggtgtgct ggttcagtga tagcgtcggg cggagcggag
    80161 cgtgcatata gctcatccaa tcccttcaat tcttcctctg aaaagccgct ctggccatca
    80221 tacttaacta acttgccgaa cctcttctta tcgcggccta tgacctcttt aagattgtcc
    80281 agtatcgccg actttttcat ggctaccgct ccatgcacca atcctaggac catgcccaaa
    80341 agttggttaa cgagtggtaa aaacgtcaga tgtagtctga aatggaaccc atgtctcaag
    80401 cacgctgatt aaagataaac tcatccacta gcatgaatgg cttcagttcg aacggcccgc
    80461 tatccgtcgc cttttttgca tgcgatttcc ggcgctcaat ctcgtttaac agaaagaaga
    80521 caccggcagg ctttccaacg aggtcgaatg gaacctcgat ccctttgagc gttgaccttg
    80581 cttcagagta cgccgccaca gtagcccccg ttgcttcgat cctgcaccat ttcatgcgca
    80641 gtatcgcgtg ggaatgctac gcaactccca aagaaaaaag caataccaag cccttagtcg
    80701 gcaaaaccaa tgcgctaatt ttgtcgctat tgggaatacc accctaagat taccctaagg
    80761 tttgcgccgc ccttcctttc cacaatgcag gaaacaagtt tgaccttcca caggttgttg
    80821 ttgcgtttcg tgggtccgac agcgaaggtc aggtcgtttc tcacagcgag gggcgctaaa
    80881 caaagtaatc agcacggatg acgacaacct agccactccg tcaacttacc cgaagcagtc
    80941 ccgttcatgt gctcctcacc aggccaatgc aatcagatgt gagcgtctct ctcaaaggtc
    81001 gcggcttctc ttttgagata gcggcaatgg cttatgaagg ccgctacgaa tgagagcagt
    81061 gaaatcgcaa ccaggtagct gtttgattct gttgcggaaa ggttctccaa tctggctacc
    81121 ccaattgtta agagacctag gacggatgaa acatacatga agtgaatttg cgatgcccat
    81181 tcagataagt atttctgcaa gtttccattt ttggcgaggt ttttccatcg agtaatatcc
    81241 atatcgtgtg gcgtcgagtc gctccccaca atgcgcacgg cacaataaag taagccgggg
    81301 taaagtaatg cgcgatacat ggaatatgaa gcagagccga ttaagaagga aatcaaaaac
    81361 atacccgcca gagctatgct tggggcattc tcttgtagca agtaatttag aggttctttg
    81421 aatccaatca ccaaatagat tggaggaata gcacccgtgg ccaagtacct cagaatttca
    81481 tttaacttaa gtgaatccat agtgttcgca cctagtcagc ttcttaaggt ttggccgatg
    81541 ccccaacttg gattgattca acaacaggct caacgggatc ctgcctcaaa tttggttcgt
    81601 accggccaaa tcctatttcc ccgaaaccta atttaacttc tccttgaaaa caaaggtaaa
    81661 tttctaaaag tcgttaagtg ctattttacc tcacgtttgc gtggatgttc ctgtcccgtt
    81721 cttgccttcc ttggggtaat atagtacctt caattgaaag atgtgcaggc gaaacggaca
    81781 gaaaatggcg agcagatgga aggtaaaaag acactcacag tcacccgctg cggagcgcga
    81841 accactaacg gcatctgtga gaaattgcca atcaatggca caggccgttg ccgtctgcat
    81901 ggtgggctat cgacaggttc aaaaacgccg gaggaacgac cagaagctgc gccttgttct
    81961 aggggatgaa gcagcggaaa aggttatcaa gcgccttcgt gctgaaagcg cgttcgcaaa
    82021 gacacgtgga gacgttttag agggatcaca gacgcagttt cgcgatgagg cggcgggggc
    82081 actggtggac cttcgtgata cggacacagg taggcgtcca gggccgctct cacgggcgaa
    82141 acgggctata gacgacgtgg gcaatgccgc agtcgattcc atcctctacg ggccgcgcag
    82201 gcgcaacgcc aatgccgaga ttggcggcat cctgtctctt caaggtaggg cacgcgatga
    82261 agtcgtcagg ggattgcttc aggaggcgct tgttcttcag cagtcaacac gtgcggaaaa
    82321 cgtgacttcc ggcttactcg atttcgtctt gagaacgggc ggaacgggcc ttgtcgcggg
    82381 cagcacgccc tgatgcaaag taccatacgg ttccgaccag caatgtcagc atcaacgcag
    82441 gcgaaagcca gttcacgacg gacgcatgca gaacgtcaac gacgaaccag gaccaaacca
    82501 gataccatag gtacataagt ccgccccaga tggctaaaaa tagcaagcgc cagaatacag
    82561 gttccattcg gataatttac ctgcccaagt gcggcgcttc aaggatcgtc aaatggggac
    82621 gccaatcatc gcaaggaagg ttgtcgcaag atggcagtac ggaagcggcg tgagcgtaaa
    82681 ataggctgat ttaggctgag cgagaaatgt tgccggatag tcaaggctgt gcgtagaata
    82741 atccatggaa ttcgacaaaa aacgaggcca tgaaatcgca acctgcctca agtgcggcgg
    82801 catcgccgat tgtgtcagtc tttcctttca atacgacccg gttgtaaaga atttggccgg
    82861 accttggctt ggtggagttt tcagtcctgc gataggtgag attagtcgct ttagttgccg
    82921 agaatgtggc catgtatcga cgcggcgtgc ttacattggc ccaggaaaag gttgggaaga
    82981 atgggatggc tgaacagaaa ccgctaattg tcctaccagt cgcgcgcaac ctaatccggc
    83041 tcagcagctc gtgtatcgag gcttgggggc gggacactgc gaacgctgtt cggggtgttc
    83101 gctccacggt ggagcaaatc ccatgtagca gatgtagcag ggggtcgggg cagatttgcg
    83161 tttttcggaa catcccgaat aaccggtgcc ttacgcctga tgatagaggc gacaacagag
    83221 cggcaccata tttacggcga tttacgggca aggactggtg gggtaagttg caccacctgt
    83281 ataacgggct gagttttcag ccggtaaagg tgatcccccg tcacctttgg ctatttacgg
    83341 aatatcccgt tattgcccga tccgggccgg gtaagtctcc gaggtaattg gtctaactag
    83401 tctgataatc tttgaaatac agtttatcca taggccgcgt atccacaatg tttgtagtca
    83461 atttgttgga gatccaatgc tcagatttgc agtaattacg gcgttcgccg tcttagcctt
    83521 cattataaca ccgcacgaac tagaagcgga atccatcaca cgcgtagtca agagcggaca
    83581 ggctccaaaa gaagtagttg gaaaagggtt ccataatttg gttcgcgaga agtggacgcc
    83641 agcgagggca tacggtgctc aaattgttgc caatcctccg ggtagcttca atggaaaagc
    83701 cgtccgaatg gaacttcgct atggggactg tggacgtgaa agaaagtggg acgattgctc
    83761 taaaaataac gaaagggtcg agtttgcgaa gtacagtgca ttcaagaacg ggcagcgaaa
    83821 aaaatatgag tggtacgttt attttgctcc tggatttacc gacagaggtg ctcagcagat
    83881 aatcgtaacc cagttttcta tgatgggcgc aaactcacat ccgtttcagt tcgccgtgcg
    83941 tggcaacaaa ctcatagcgc taaagcgtgt cgaaagtact gattggaact acgaaagcct
    84001 tgttcgaacc atgattccag cttcgagcct aacaggtcgc tggcacaaga taaacgttga
    84061 cgcaaagtgg tccacatcag acgacgggca ctttattgta tgggtcaacg acgctgtagt
    84121 ttaccaatgg aaaggtcgca cactcgggac tggcaccgtc ggtaaaatca agcttggtat
    84181 gtaccgccag aaagtaggtc caagtgcacc acccgccata ctttatctct caggcatcaa
    84241 agagaaataa gaggtaccag cagtggaggg acggaactct ataaaatcca tagggcagtg
    84301 accacccgca cccgcagcgg ttactattcc gaagccgccc tcatgtcttc tgaggtgccg
    84361 aattcatctc tttgccgtag aaagagggtc tcgtgtcttg agcttctcgt cccagatgtc
    84421 ggcatgttcc tgcaaaagca ccgagcgctt gtcgtaaagc gccatgagtt gactacccgc
    84481 ccacattgcc atgctctttt ccatttcgtt ggcagctagc tcgtacgcgt ggacaacgac
    84541 tgattgggcg gtagcgggga caaacttcat ctggaactca ccttgttact cattcactgc
    84601 actcaaacac catagctgtc cgaagtaagt gaaattgggc actcaagaga cgttcttggg
    84661 gcagaaatct aaagccattg gtgcaattcg cagcacgcga ggcggtaaag aaaggaggta
    84721 cgcccaagag cgcgcccctt tctcagggag gatgttgtaa attccgcgtt ctcaaataca
    84781 ccaacgctaa ctcattaact gcacctattt tggactattc tgctggggcg gtctgtaaca
    84841 ttggtcagat tcgggatgac caaacttcac tttgtcccac tagcatttac gtgctgcaca
    84901 agcaggtgct aatggtagtt gagcgcggta tccagttgct ccaacagaaa cggtaataga
    84961 agcgctgcgc cagcgggtga caggtggtcg tcatcgctat atagcaagtc accatccaat
    85021 tgattcatgc atctcgagga ctgaaaacta tcgcaaagaa cctcatgtgg cctaatccta
    85081 taaagattag ggtgttggat accgtcaaat agctcaacaa catcacgact tcgattctga
    85141 aacgcaatag agtcagtaga gatgtcgctg ctactttgat tcgtgaaacg cgccttcttg
    85201 aatgcgagca gaggtacatt ccaacctgcc tctggtacag ggtaaaccaa caacactcga
    85261 taccgctcca acaaactcag caactcctca cggtaggctg tcaagacggc tcgttctctt
    85321 tcaatatcca cctgcgaagc tccgctattc tttactacgt caacagtgaa gctgcggcct
    85381 ttctcaattc caccctctcc gttatcaaaa gcctcttctc tgagataagt ttgccatctg
    85441 cccgaaagca ccaggactgg attatctaga gtatccaaat aggacctcaa cctattgttg
    85501 tactcgacac aaccggtgtg cttttcgaat actcttgcat gaagagacgg aatcggaaca
    85561 caaccgacaa acgaccaagc gtagctggta acccccttgc ctgctaatgg gtcttgcaga
    85621 atttgggcta ttggagccgc gtgactgtcg cctgcgatga caaccgaagg cttattaagt
    85681 ggaccggaca agcaagcttt cttcggatgg ttggaaaggt cgcgggtgtt ggttgagtag
    85741 cagctgctat ttagctcgtg gcgttccaga aacgccaatt gttctttgga tatgcggttg
    85801 gggacaccct catcccataa gattaacccg ccgatgctca ctagcaggaa catccccgtg
    85861 gcggagaaga cgaatacttg tcggcgtctt ggcgggaaag gtcggttctt atttctaaat
    85921 ggctgttcta tgaatctcca actcagggcc gctaaggcga gtgtcaaagc gcccagtacg
    85981 accatcagtc cagttgaggg ttcactcaga cttcttattc gcgcgtaagc aaacaaaggt
    86041 tgatgccata ggtaagctga atagctgata aggccgattg ctacaaacgg acgtgacgaa
    86101 aggattgcac ctgcacccga ctctttctgg caaaacagta tgattagcgc agtcccgacc
    86161 actggtaaca gcgttgcttg cgacggccac ggtgtttcat gattaaacac tgccatagac
    86221 gcaagaacca taacgagacc caaccaacca aacagatttt gcaagccacg cttctcacca
    86281 atagtcgaga acgcgcacag tgccccggct ccaagttccc atgctcggaa cgggagcaag
    86341 aaaaacgtca tgtccggttt tcgagttatg ccaaagaggc aaagcgaaaa gcttgcaagg
    86401 gtcaatccgg cgataaccca catagtcggg tgcctaccga gccgccagac cagccacagt
    86461 agcactggta agaacaaata aaactgttct tctattgcga ggctccaagt gtggatgagg
    86521 ggattcagct cggtagcgct gtcaaaatag ccggtttcgg accagaagta gtggtttgaa
    86581 ataaacaagt taacggatat tatgctcttt gcaaaagctt ggaactgatc cggcgtcatc
    86641 caaaaccatg aaaaagggat acaggcaagt attacagcca acagtgcagg taaaattcgc
    86701 ctagcgcggt tttcgtagaa tcgcgcaatc gaaaaccgtc cgtgttcgag gtcacctatt
    86761 agaatactgg tgatcaagta acccgaaatg acaaaaaata catctacacc agcgtaccca
    86821 ccattcaaaa atggaagtcc cgcatgatac gcgattacgg gcatcacggc caagcatcgc
    86881 aatccatcaa tttcggggcg atattttctg tcagtgctca acacttgctt ccgagatcat
    86941 ccaaactcat taaattggcc tcaaaaagac ccaaaaacac attcatcatt atcactagaa
    87001 aaccgaaatt accaactatc aaaaagatac ttcggtgaag cggggcggta ctccgacacc
    87061 ctcgacatgc aaccgggctt tgaacccact gggaaagggc aagtgcaatg aacgctgaga
    87121 ccaaaattac agagttggac gcaaacccag acatctttgt cacagatttt tctgacttga
    87181 ttacctgcca gcagcgcgtg acggcttttt gccgatggtt cgacctgccg gaccctggtc
    87241 tgagtttcga tgaggatggc gatattctcg tgaatgatgt ctttctgctg tggtgcaaag
    87301 aagaaggtat ttctatcgac tggcgggcgt gcggcgatcc gaaaggcatg gctgcagagt
    87361 tccgctagtc tcaaaaaaaa agtgattcag ttcacggaga atctgaaatt gctcgatgat
    87421 caagaaatgc gggcaatcga gattagtatg agggcctaca tcgagggtct ggctccgatg
    87481 gaacagacaa tcagggccgc agaaaaggcg ctgaaggagg tcaaagagga ggccgcgtga
    87541 cgggcatctc catcgggtgc ggtattctct gcgcccgttt tctttttaga gatttgatat
    87601 gagcttttac accgtcaaca ggcattggtc ggaccagttt ctgcccgaga taaagagcat
    87661 catcggcggc catatcctac aggccgcgcc agatccgctg gaccactttc aggccactga
    87721 cctgttgatg ctggacgcca aggacatgcg gatagcggcc agggtaagac ggtacggcta
    87781 cgccaacaga taaccccacc ggaacaactt gagcacaggg ccagtgggtg ggttcaaggg
    87841 tgggtgcaat gcaactcttg tcgattatat tattgataat aaacaattaa aattgaaata
    87901 atggtgcctc aagagggact cgaacccccg accttgtcct tacgaaggac ctgctctacc
    87961 agctgagcta ttgaggcgat gcggaagctc gtttaacggc agcgcgcggg tcatgcaagc
    88021 gtggattgcc gggccggtgc gcggttgacc actacgcatt catcccgcat cctgacgccg
    88081 acatgatccg cccggcgggt tacgatggtt tatcagatat ttggcaaggt catttggatg
    88141 tccgggaatt cgcagaagtc ttatgtgcta gacacccacc ggctgcgcga cccggaagag
    88201 accctggcca tcgtcaaacc attcctcaag cagatgggca taacccggat cgccaacctg
    88261 acgggactgg accgggttgg attgccgaca gtgatggtga cgcggccaaa ctcgcgctcg
    88321 gtcgcggtgt cgctgggcaa ggggctgtcg ctgagcgcag cccgggcttc gggcgtgatg
    88381 gaagcgattg aatcctggca cgcagagcgg atcgaactgc cgctacggct gtccagcttt
    88441 gctgatctgg cggtggagta tgtgatcgat gccgaccgtc tgcccagcgt caccggcggg
    88501 cagttcgacc ctcatcaggc gatactgtgg gtgctggggc gcgatctgcc ctcgggccag
    88561 ccctgctggg tgccgtatga gatggtggac accgattata ccacctcgcc cgtggctggg
    88621 cagcgggcgt ttccgcgaac gacaaacggg ctggcgtccg gtaacaacgt gaccgaagcc
    88681 agttgccacg cgatctgcga gttgatcgag cgtgacgcca caacgctgtg gcaccaccgg
    88741 ggcgcaaccc cgcgtgttga tccccgtaca gtggacgacc cgcgttgcct tgaggcgatg
    88801 gaacagatta ctgcggcggg gctggatttg ggaatctggg aaacgacctc ggacatcggc
    88861 atcgccagct ttcgctgcgc gatctgtgag ggcggaagca cgacgggcca tatcggcatc
    88921 ggcgacggct gccacccgga tcgcgccatt gccctactgc gggcgctgac cgaagcggcg
    88981 caaacacggt tgacctatat ctcaggggcg cgggatgatc tggacccgga agagttctcg
    89041 gacactgccc ggaactggcg cagcggatac atccgcgaac tgatcgatgg ctcggcgcct
    89101 atcggtgatt tcaccgaatg cccaacctac gtgaccggat ctttcacgga tgacctgtct
    89161 ttgttgctgg cgcgcctgtc cgaggcaggc atagatcagg tggtcactgt tgatctgtcg
    89221 cgacccgaaa ttgacatcgc agtggtgcgc gcggtgatac cgggcttgga agcgccccat
    89281 gacgatcccg actttgtcgc aggcccccgt gcgcgagcgg tgatgtcatg agtgtggttg
    89341 tttttgtcgg gccgacgcta cgggccgaag ccgtgcgcga acatctgaac gccactatcc
    89401 tacccccggt tcagcagggc gatgtgtatc gggcagtgcg ggaaaagccg cgtgccatcg
    89461 ggattataga cgggtatttc gacggggtgc cctcggtctg gcacaaggaa atcctgtggg
    89521 ccttggagca aggtgtacca gtctttggca gtgccagcat gggtgcactg cgcgcggcag
    89581 agctggcgga tttcgggatg atcggcatcg ggcagatatt cgaggactac ctgagcggca
    89641 caatcgagga tgacgacgaa gtggcagtgc tgcacggccc tgccgagctt ggctttccac
    89701 cgctgagcga gcctatggtc tcgatccgcg ccaccattgc gcaagccaag acagcgggtg
    89761 tgttgtcgtc agagacgggc gacgcgttgc agcaaaaggc gaaagacttg cactaccgtg
    89821 accgggtttg ggatcgcatc cttgagggca cttctgaccc gcaacccttt ctacgatggt
    89881 tacccgaggg gcaggtggat gcgaaagggg atgacgcccg cgcgatgctg gctgagatgg
    89941 cccgctttct gaatgctgga acgaatgtgt cagacgcaaa tcgcaccgaa cggacgctgg
    90001 tctggcgtga cctctgcgcc cgtgtggatg gggaagccgc acaacaggat agcgaggcgc
    90061 gggcgttggt ggatgagctg cggcttgatc cggttctcta cgcgcatctg cgtgatcgcg
    90121 cagcgttagg cttgctgtcc aaggacgaga ccctccgaca ggggttggac ccggataaag
    90181 acgccgtggt caagcagatg accgaacatc ggctggaggc ccggctaccc cgccacgcgg
    90241 atttgcttga atggctggaa gaaaatgacc tgacccttac gcagtacgag gcgatgctgg
    90301 ccgacaaatc ccgtgtcgat atcgcaatcc aaacgctggc cgagacaatg gatgccgctt
    90361 tgctagccga gcttcgacgc tcgggcgact acagcgcgtt gcgcgaccgg gcccagcgca
    90421 aagcggcgtt gccgccggac caaagcaacg ctgctattcg aacgcgcgcc ttgatctggt
    90481 attttgaaac acgtcttgac cagagggtgc cggatgatct tgactcctac gcgatcgggc
    90541 ttggccttga ggggcgcgat gccttggttg atttgattgc cgccgagttc atgttttgcc
    90601 aagctggtgg cgatccggtt gaccaagagc ccggattggc agccggtctg cacaccggcg
    90661 gataacggga gggaaaattg gcaatctggc ccgactattc agagaatgac ccccccggca
    90721 cgcggttctt actatatccg caatcgccct ttttagagcc gaattccaag cccgaactgg
    90781 tcgaaatatc ggccccgcaa gggaccatag gcccgggccc atcgggcccc cgcatgtatg
    90841 cgatgtaccc ggtcgacaaa acgaccccct atggcgcgat gatcgagggt gaagacggcc
    90901 ccgagatgta tctgcccgca tgggacggct atatcctgcc gccgcccgag cccgatgagt
    90961 ttggcaattt catccatatc gatcccgagg acccggcctt tgaagccgcc catctgttcg
    91021 gagcggccca tttcaccatg gatgtgtggg agggctattt taatcgcccg atcccctggc
    91081 atttcgcgcg tgatttcgag cggcttgagc tatcgttgct gccaagtcta gataacgcgc
    91141 atatcggttg gggatttctg gaaaccggtg gcactcgcga tatcggtgac gaataccgcc
    91201 cctacagcct gaacttcgat gtggtcgcgc atgagatcgg ccatgccatc atctacagcg
    91261 tggtcggcat gccatccgaa gaggacgcga ccggcgaata ttacgggttc catgaatcgg
    91321 cggccgatat ggtggcgctg ttggcgtcgc tgcatttcgg ctcagtcgtg gatgaattgc
    91381 tgaaaaacac gcgcggcaac ctttatacct ataaccggct gagccgcttt gccgagctgt
    91441 cgcagaactc gcaaattcgg atcgccgcca atgaccggac gctttctgaa ttctcgcatg
    91501 gatggtccag cgaacacgcc ctgtcggaac cactcaccgg ggcgatgttc gatattctgg
    91561 tcgatatcta ccacgaacga ctggtagcac atgacgtgat cgacccggag atggaggagc
    91621 tctcggacga gttggaaggg accgacgaat acaatgcgat catgcaggac ctgttcgacg
    91681 aacattacgc agccgacccc gaaggctttc gggttgccct gatcgaagcg cgtgatttgc
    91741 tggggtccta tcttgcagat gcgtgggaga aattggaccc cgatatgctg agctacttcg
    91801 gcgttgaacg cgccttggtc atggtcgatc acgaggtcac cgacggcgca ttccggcaga
    91861 ttatcgaagg caatttccgc atgcgccaca tcggattgac agcgcccggc ccccgtttga
    91921 ccaagcccga cgggacgagc catgccgcgt cggttcgtac gctgtcaccc gaggtgaatg
    91981 aaccttaaag tctttgtttt tcccccgcta ttgtggcagg ttacgcgcac ggggtgataa
    92041 tagtgacatt caacgcgcac tgaatgcgca aaccgggaca ggcgaggcaa tcggcagcgt
    92101 cgacccccga tagggagaaa gtgatatgtc tgagtcctta ctcagttttt ccgaggtatt
    92161 actgtttggg cgagagttaa gtgatttaaa actgaaacaa cgctcggtcc ggttggccga
    92221 agaggttgag gaagactacg acttcagtaa gaaattcacc aaaatcgacg gcgtacatgt
    92281 ccgggaagac gatcgtgttc tggtccaggt cggggatgcg gcaaacgaaa agtccggcat
    92341 ctacaaggtc atcaaggacg gcgacaagtt caagttcgac aagcggaaga aggttccgca
    92401 cgactcgttt gtctacatcc gtcgcggacg tcagttcaaa catacccact ggcagcagat
    92461 cgcgaaccgt cactcggagc agctgttcat cgaacaggat ggccgccgga ggggtcgcgg
    92521 cgtcaataat ttcatcgggg accagttcgg aggcgatgca cgactggccc ggatttacgg
    92581 cttcgcctat gacggcacct attacgagat gccggaaccc acgatctttc tggtgcatgg
    92641 cgaaggcgag agcgcgacgg gtggcaacct gccccatggc ttcaagctgc agaccagcaa
    92701 tgacgctaac gcgccggaca ccacacaaca ggccgcacgc gcgccgatga acccctcggt
    92761 ttcgggcgtc gcggcagcgg attaccagat ggccaatgat attcgcgtct ggaactacga
    92821 tcaggccgat tacaccatcc gcatggatat cgcagccggt cagatcgaag acgtgctgct
    92881 ggacgtctat tttgaatatg acgcaccgat gatgtccgga gccaaggtct cgggcgccaa
    92941 ggtgagcggg gccaaggtct cgggcgcgaa ggtcagcggg gccaaggtgt ccggtgctaa
    93001 ggtgtcaggt gccaaagtca gcggcgcaaa ggcgcgtggt gaataggaag gctgaaatga
    93061 tcctgaccga ttgacgtttg gttttattcc aacgtctgct ttgggttggc gggccattta
    93121 tgcctgaccc gccatccctt tcgaagatca gaacttgccg ttttcgtgcg ccatttcggc
    93181 tggcgtaggt gaaacgacgt cccagtgttc aacgatcttt ccatcttcga cgcgccatag
    93241 gtcgaagaaa gcccaagggt tcccgctgac ggtggcatct gaggcgacaa agacaaagtt
    93301 gccttcggcc accacaatct gcggctcgaa tttggtaatc acattcccct gctctgccca
    93361 ggctttggtg ccctcgatca ggccatcgat gccatcggca agcattggat tgtgctgcat
    93421 gtagacctcg gaatacatcg gggctttctc gggcgcggca ccgcccagaa cgtcacgcac
    93481 aaaccccaga accagcgcct tgttttcttc tgttttctca agatcggtga tctcggtcgg
    93541 cccatctgtc atgccacggc ccgacactgt tgtttcagga acgggctgca aattgtccca
    93601 atgttcagca actttgccat tctcgacgcg gaatatgtca aaggcggcga gggtcggtgc
    93661 accaaaagcg tccgcgttgt cgaacgtgct gtgcaataca acgatatcgc cctcggtgat
    93721 gacccggtgg gtagttgcag tcatcccgga ttgttcgacc aaagggatca ggccggccag
    93781 gccttcggct ccggtcggga cttgcgggtt gtgctgaata tagtccgggg taacgagctg
    93841 tagcactgcc tccggatcat gttcagcaaa ggcagccgta aaaagtgcga ttacaagttc
    93901 tttgggggac atgttgattt cctgtgattc gtatctactg gatacgtggt agcaaatcca
    93961 tactacattt caattacgta ctttaaaatg acctggtatg cttgaggcta ctgcctgaat
    94021 tttcagggag ttgtaccgag gccaacgtga cgctattgtg cgattaagtt tcgaaacaat
    94081 accagagact gagatgctac caattggtgt tgccaacaag gcagaagctt ccaactgctc
    94141 aatccgttcc gtactgtcca atgtgacggg caaatggcgg atgatcatca tccttgcgct
    94201 ggaggatgag ccgaaacgct ttggcgatct caagcgctgt atcggagaca tcacacaaag
    94261 tgtgttgacc gaaaacctgc gcgggttgca acgtgatggt tatttgaccc gcaccgtcga
    94321 tcccggaccg ccagtggcag tgtcttatga attgacacct ttgggcagaa gcttgcttga
    94381 aatgctgaaa ccgctcgtct tctggtcgca tgaacaaatg gatgaagtca ggcggttacg
    94441 catgcagttc gaccgcgaac aggcgagttg atttttatag gcgagatcgg gcagcagctc
    94501 agaacccggc ctttttgagc ccctcgacaa aatgctgcgt gtcgtcagac aggcggtctg
    94561 gctgaacctt ggcccagcgc gatagtgaga aattgggatg cgctgcgcgg tgtttgtcgg
    94621 cgatctggcg ggccatttcc agctcgccct tatgggcata gctggcggcc agcacgcgct
    94681 gcccctcggt cgggttgttc atcttgttca cgcatgagat cacgtcgtca tagcgtttga
    94741 gattataata ggccccgccc agatgccaca ggtactgatc ggggaaatag gggttcaggc
    94801 gcatcgcctg ctgcagatgt ttgatggcgg tttcgttgtc gccccaatgg gccagcgcat
    94861 cggcgtagtc cgaatgcatg tccgcatcgt tggggttaag ctgcagggcg cgtttgtagg
    94921 attcgatcgc cgagtcatgc tctttacgat aaagctgcac atagcccagc tctccaaacc
    94981 cgcgcgcatc tgtggggtca agctccaccg cgcgctgagc cagcgacagg gccttgtcca
    95041 gcgcgctgtt tgggtcttcg gtccatgaat agcgccaatc gatgttgagc gtgcgtgaca
    95101 gcgccgccgc ggcccgtgca tacccgccgt cgcgctcaag cgcggattcg tagcaatgct
    95161 gcgccttgcg gttgtcgttg cgggtgtatt tgaaaatatg gtgctgcccc tgcagaaccg
    95221 aaccataagc ccgcaggtct gacgggattg cctgcaccat gcgcagcttt tcatgcgact
    95281 cgatcatgac tgcagtggcg gcaacgatgc actcggtcac ctcatccagg atgtcgaaga
    95341 tatcatcgag cttacggtcg aaccgttcac cccagatggt gcgttcggtg ttggcgtcga
    95401 ttagctcggc cgtgatccgg atacgactgg acgagcggcg cacactgccg cgcgcgatat
    95461 agcgcacgtt cagacgccga gcggcctctt gcggcgacat cgactgggtc ttgaagaaga
    95521 acgaggaatt ccgggcaatg atgaacaggt tccggaactt ggacaggttc atgatgatgt
    95581 cgtcggtcag cccttcggcg acccagctgt catcttcatc cccgccttgg ctggtaaagg
    95641 gcagcaccgc aaccgacggg ttatcgggcc tttcaagcac ttccagctgc atctcaggac
    95701 gtagggttgc ggccattgtt gcaccctcga cctcggttcg gacacagtag gtcgcgaccg
    95761 gagacatgat gttcttgagc tgcttgggac cgaggaattc atagccatag cgcaggcggt
    95821 tacggatctg ttcatagacg gctgcgctga cataaacccg ttctggctcg gcaatctcct
    95881 gcaggcgggc agcgatattg acgttgtcac catggatgcc gcgttcgtcc atcagaactt
    95941 cgcccatgtg aacgccagcg cgaaatttga tgttgtgctc gtcatcccgc gcctgattat
    96001 gttccgcagc gatccgatgc agttcgatgc tgaactctac tgcactggtc gccgtgtcga
    96061 ataaggcaag gatgccgtca ccgcgcactt cgatgatttt gccctgatac tttgagcaag
    96121 ccgattcaag ctgcgaaagc aaagacttca acgcgttata cgtatccatc tcgttctcgc
    96181 tcatcaggcg ggaatagccg acaacgtcgg caaaaagcac cgcgcctagt ttctgtttta
    96241 ttgatgcgtc cgaaccggtc gtgttcactg gcaatactca attgtgttgt catgtcgaat
    96301 ccgacaggac tgttttagca aaaaatgact cagaatacgt aacattttag gtatctgcac
    96361 cggaatcggg gggccaagac cacccagagg catcaaaact gaccactgtt tgggtgccta
    96421 actcctgcgc gagcacctct cgacgcgcga tccagtcctg ctgcaacatg ccgacgacaa
    96481 ccatgtcatg gaactgccca tccgcgaacc aggcttgacg catcgtgccc tcgatctcgc
    96541 agccgattcg ctggatcaga tcgcggctgc tgtgattgtc ggcccggtaa tacgaggtga
    96601 tacggttcag ccccaattgc cggaatgcga aatccagcat cagcgcaacc gaacgcaccg
    96661 ccacgccatg tcgacggatg gatttgtcga caaaaaccgg aaccaccgca tccctgttga
    96721 cgctggaaat tgcttcaagc ccggtcatcc ccaccagatc accactgtca gattcgattg
    96781 cgaaccagca tttgcagcag tcctttgagg cgtttatcgc gtcttcccaa ttttgctcgg
    96841 tctgtaccag gttctgcgga atgcgcgacg tacggtcgaa cagggccagg tcatggatat
    96901 cctgaaacca gcgcgcaact gttcccagat ccgccttttc caaagggcgc aatctgaaca
    96961 accggggtga gctatcgggc aagagaaaat atcctccgag tacaattctg aaaatctatt
    97021 cgcgggatac tagcacgaaa atttcagaaa caataagagg ttgttcacac aacgcggccg
    97081 taggccgcta cccgctgaac gggtgcagcc gacaaacttg taatgggtgg caggtcgtaa
    97141 agaagcgtta cgatcaatca gcggttttca gcgcgaataa ggaagatgtt gcgcaggtag
    97201 atggacaggc ccatcgactg acccagaata aagaccgggt cacggcgata gatcgcatag
    97261 ctcagcagga taagcccgcc gccgatcgaa aggtaccaga acgccatcgg gatgacggat
    97321 ttcttggcgc gctcggacgt gatccattgc acgataaacc gggcgctgaa catcagctga
    97381 ccggccagac cgataaagac ccagagcgcc tcggtcgggc tgtcgacatg caggatttcc
    97441 agaatggttt ctttcatgac cgggacgcct cggttgcgga aacggatttg gcgcggcggg
    97501 tcagccagac gacgccgaac agatcccaga tgccgaccat ggcccgcccg aaattggtgt
    97561 atttggattc gcccgacaaa cgctgctgat gcgccacatc caccagcgca atattccagc
    97621 cataagcctt gaacagagcg ggcagataac ggtgcatatg attgaaaaag ggcagatcaa
    97681 ggaaagcctg ccgtcggaac gccttgaaac cgcagccggt gtcacgtgtg ccgtctttca
    97741 gcatccagcc ccgcagtgca ttggcaaagc gcgaggcaag cttctttgac gcagtgtctt
    97801 gtcggccaac ccgttgcccc gccaccaggc caatcgaggc atcgccaccc gacaccagcg
    97861 gcgcccagat ctttggcaac tcttccggcg ggttctgtcc gtcgccatcc agcgtacagc
    97921 agatatccgc gcgtgcttcc ttgacgccgg aatgcacggc agcactttgg ccaccggccg
    97981 ttttgtgctg caggatgcgc agttgcggac agtctttctg catctgttgc agcgccgcaa
    98041 aagtgccatc ggtcgatcca tcatcaaccg cgacaatctc gaacgctggc aattcggccg
    98101 cagcagcgca gatgccctgg ataagaccag gaacagcccc ctgttcgtta tgcatgggaa
    98161 tcacgatcga cacggtgggt cgattgtcag cgttggcatc atgatcagca tgcatggtgg
    98221 gtagctttac ttgtttcagt ctcagggctt ttgcgggatc aacggcgaaa attcaagtgg
    98281 ccaccgcatc gcaggccaac atctgcgcaa cttgttgggg cattgttcag cgatggggcg
    98341 gattgcaccg tgtctcctat tcaggggcgg gcgtgacgcc ggttgctgac caatagacca
    98401 aaccctcaac cgcagttggc tgcgtctcga gcccgatcag gtcaggtgcc agctcagaca
    98461 actcaccctc cgaacagagc cctcgcagag ggccggtggt atagccgaac ctgtcgaggt
    98521 atttgtgcag ctccagccgt ctgaggtaga caaagcgcct accgttggaa gcaaagaccg
    98581 atgcggcccc gggcggtacg cgcaactcgc ggtcataggc gcagagcagc agggtttcat
    98641 ccggctgcaa cattgcaccc aaaggggtca gaatctcggc ctcgggcacg cccaagcgca
    98701 cgcggccctt gcccagatcg gtggcatcgc ggtcatagaa caggccgcct gcaacaaaga
    98761 ccagacccag cgcggccacc atcccggccc agcgcaggcg ctcgaccgaa aacaacaaac
    98821 cggttgcggc gaccatcagc atcggcagga tcagcagggt gtagcgtgca taaaccttgc
    98881 cggctgcggc ccacatcatg atgacgaaga acgcggctat ccctgttgca gcaagaagtc
    98941 tgggccgctt ttgcagaaat ggcagagcgc agatgccgac aaaacccagc agccgcaacc
    99001 acggctcgcc ggcgatgatc agatcataga gcttcccgaa gccgcgatcg ctgagcgatg
    99061 ggcgaaaacg atccagcatc tcgcctttga tgttgccatc cagcgagtcg ccaaagagga
    99121 accgaagctc ttgcaggatc ggccaggcga aggccagcgg gatcgcaatc ttgagcgtcc
    99181 ggcgaaacgt tctgttctgc cagatctcgc tgaacggttc cgtctgccat ctgttggtca
    99241 acttcagcgt cagtagtgcc agcgccagaa aggccagcgg ggttgggctt ttctgcaaag
    99301 cggccaacac cagagttgcg ccgaaataag gccagtattt cggcttttcc aatgctgcca
    99361 gcagggctgc aattccaagg gtcgaaaaga aaaccgcacc ggtatcaagc atcgcggatg
    99421 tggcgtgttg ccagaactga agcgacgtgg ccaccagcag gaccgaaggc agcatggccc
    99481 aggggctgtc cgggatcatc acccgcgcca gtacggccgt tgccatcagc gcgcccagcg
    99541 caaagatcat cgacggcagg cgcaaggcca gaatatcgga tacgccaaac tccatcagca
    99601 gtgcagacat ccaatactgc atgggcggtt tttttaggct aggttcgttg ttggaataaa
    99661 ccgccagcca gtccccattg cgcgcaaagc ctgtactgcg gtcataagtg taaaattcat
    99721 cgtagtgata gatgttccca acacccagat cagtcagata ccaggaccag accaggacca
    99781 tcaccaatgc ggtggcgaag taaggaagca atcttagcca atttggggag gtaccggtca
    99841 tgctttccgt ggtcctatcg cgtcatagaa atatgtggtg ttgatcccgc cgggccttgt
    99901 ttgaaactgc cgcgcgtcgc gctcccatta ttgcgtcgcc cgtccaagag caagaagttt
    99961 agaagggcga ccgcgcttgt cagactgcag gctcggcctc gtcgggcaac atcaggctca
   100021 gctcaccctc tttgaagcca tcgaaggaca agtcccagct ggcaccgggc caaagcagtt
   100081 gcaactgctt cttcgcaggc cgatagaccg cagtatagag cgtgccgaaa cctgatctga
   100141 aagccgttga ataaagcggc ggacgcagga acgcatcgat aaaccgcttc tcgctttccg
   100201 ggtgctggtt gagacggttg agcaagaacc tttcgcgttc cacggtggcc gtaaagcgcg
   100261 catgggtgga ccattcgaca tggccctgat ggtttgtcgc cactggttgg tccgagattt
   100321 gcgggtgccg gtccggggca aggtacaccg tgctgtgatt gtgtttcgca tccagaacgg
   100381 tgacgttata gctcatatga caagggatgc ggcacaggca gtcaaccgct tgcgcagtgg
   100441 tctcgcaggt ttgaaggaca tagcgcagga tcagcggcac gccaaagccg tcgccgacct
   100501 cgcgccgccc gccaaaggtg agcgagactg tcagaccggc atcgttgatg ccatcaagca
   100561 gacccagaac gccgtcgctc atcccgatga tcccgcgccc gccccattgg gttttcagca
   100621 gagcagcgtc aaaggttttt ggatggtagt cgtaattgcg caccagaaac ggtgtcttgc
   100681 cacgccaaat cgcctggctg cagcccgaaa gatatttcgg cgggcagtaa aagctgagaa
   100741 accgtgcctg gctatcgctg ccgccgacca gttcgacgat ctcttcgtac agcggcagaa
   100801 tctcgggcat gtgtttttgc aacgcgcgga ggcattcgcg ataggtgggg cgggccgaat
   100861 acccctcttg cgcccaccat ttgcggtagg cgggccagta ttcggcaaac agcccggcca
   100921 gcttgggacc gggctgcgct tcgtcaattg agcgaaaaac aagcgccatg gggctttcta
   100981 catgattttg aaggcggggt cttccatcgg ttgtgcggcg ggcagcggtt cagccgtata
   101041 agccgaagtg atcccatgaa tccacttctt cgatttgtct gtcagtttga agcccttggt
   101101 catcgaccgc ccgcgagtca cgaggatacc cagatcagca ccctcatagc ggtaatcacc
   101161 gacattcgag atacgcagga agaacgcttc gttctcgccc accgcgcggc ggtgatagtc
   101221 gaagcggtcg aacacgacgc ggccatcttc cagcatcttg tagatgcccg actgtggggc
   101281 ctgcgtgatc cggtcgacac tgtcatcggt gtgtttgatt accatttgcg accagctgtc
   101341 gatcatgtcc ggatccgccc agcgggcatt cagttcctcg acatccagct cgaagggctt
   101401 ctttgaaaac tccagcagat ggaacagaaa cagcggcgca tcggcgtgtg caaaggccgc
   101461 gtggttggtc atcgaactgg cgccagtgat gcgggggttc agttcaccca gccacagctc
   101521 atcggttttc ttgtcgatca ggaagtcgag ttcgaaatag ccgcgatagc cggatttccg
   101581 cagttcttca ccgaactgga acgtcagctg ccgggcctgt tcgcgggcct taggtgggaa
   101641 agcggtcgag aaaatctcat tcccgcacca gccgccg
//
