# Supplementary material for: Decoding coral resistance to eutrophication through the association of hyper‑efficient denitrifiers as key microbial allies
Source: Nat Commun. 2026 May 19;17:3938. doi: 10.1038/s41467-026-72571-w (PMC13187470; doi:10.1038/s41467-026-72571-w)
Supplement: Supplementary file 21 — Source Data [file 41467_2026_72571_MOESM21_ESM.zip › Source Data/FigureS7/BK1_BK1_2_denitrification.gbk]

LOCUS       BK1_2                  98649 bp    DNA              UNK 01-JAN-1980
DEFINITION  Genus species strain strain.
ACCESSION   BK1_2
VERSION     BK1_2
KEYWORDS    .
SOURCE      .
  ORGANISM  .
            .
FEATURES             Location/Qualifiers
     CDS             16..2301
                     /locus_tag="BK1_04136"
                     /inference="ab initio prediction:Prodigal:002006"
                     /codon_start=1
                     /transl_table=11
                     /product="hypothetical protein"
                     /translation="MLHGITRACSLGLVLSAVATCALAEMQDQEVFWTAPAATGVEAQR
                     AQEDLYLNLFNTGRLRFKLVPMGDHKRLEDVMRDQGAWVGPMTEPVAAMLCAVNGSGCN
                     LTTAPVAQAQITDHGAHVAGIVGVGQNWTVGKNDLVWIPDVEIVQVSTPAPAENDARVE
                     IRGLNVQNRCLSADYCVNDYQPDIPGWNVKGRLREVVVATRDAEGQGRALKLIPELNAR
                     IELSEDPLPDYQSIKSQNSLPYDFRDPSFLKLDAGIGAGIVGTFSIESQSTTSDSNVHA
                     LSGYQREPLSEHSQKLFDHFCNTQLHGSCPDLSDKNLDGLVIGVMDQTPEHRHCDLDIN
                     AKVLVDNEFVPTQASGEADDDAASTDTAVGCDTMRLAGQVQGIDHGTHVLGIIAAPQNQ
                     RGISGLLGGFEDLSYLLIPFSETDGVLIDEAKARQLADAIDSAGSLNVSVINLSFSYNL
                     RNIRRADKIGEAIKKWHPSILFVVAAGKGGNLFTAPPVSFGQPDELPPCLSPPACYASH
                     VENIIGVVGLEADQDNLKLLHNLSDPTQFRTNYGASVFDIGAPARDILSTVGVDGFGPL
                     SGTSQAAPQVTAAAALLKKISGANPIQVRQRLTYTARMSMDSIDKINGGALDATAALRI
                     DKDWLHMADNCKVAGEFITLVRVLDGTPQEGSFDIVPNDQGPWRYVPKFDMRRIHWNAD
                     ENKGVFFFRDGRNFTRMVASYLSAQGKQHFLRMRVDRASEDCADSVKPGSVAEFQLSQV
                     VDYISQMD"
     gene            16..2301
                     /locus_tag="BK1_04136"
     CDS             2301..3458
                     /locus_tag="BK1_04137"
                     /inference="ab initio prediction:Prodigal:002006"
                     /codon_start=1
                     /transl_table=11
                     /product="hypothetical protein"
                     /translation="MRVRVAFIAAVLGVLGYEVAAQPYVGSIVEDISTPLAFPPDQDGL
                     TCTGLVWNFRVDAPVLPGNIKQPEMRVHLNNLVLPDNDAFHIEIADTSGNVVETLDRAV
                     LAGRSDIWTLSISSIAAEVSVFGCDALTGLAFEIDQIAFPFEDLELESLYGTSDLIETN
                     SYTGADSDLVTESASSVARLSVIKDRTETYCTAFRIGPDLVQTSSHCISDETDFCETTQ
                     IWFDYHKNEFGLPITGQKVRCLEIVDSAAPTQADTTILRVHPEPHAAYKIASFTPDSPQ
                     EGDPLFVPQHPGGLPQKLSIVDCVRQEDMRTQTHPNAYGHTCDTLRGSSGAPVFNLAGE
                     VVGQHRAGHTNPEVTNCLNLATLPHLLDLSTGVTGQTTTASAEAC"
     gene            2301..3458
                     /locus_tag="BK1_04137"
     CDS             3458..4585
                     /locus_tag="BK1_04138"
                     /inference="ab initio prediction:Prodigal:002006"
                     /codon_start=1
                     /transl_table=11
                     /product="hypothetical protein"
                     /translation="MPRPNTPTDVLLSLVLVAVWIAFPGPTVAQPVSKENPNADQQAMV
                     DHWTRQALSDAVNAGLPVPQANYEDLLLAEPHPREASQLLDGRFTGETDQIAPQDVNIA
                     DPKSVASVQEEAAGIASDGAFFSSSRLVPMDARFHYPYRLNGKLYFTKFDGKNEVCSAA
                     VLRPRLLLTAGHCVHFGRNKSSGFYKNFKFVPAYHEGHAPYGEWYWTWVGTTQSWSESR
                     RKFPNSADFAIIEVADQNVNGRMMRIGDIVGWAGFRTFALSPNHTKQVGYPQNHDSGEI
                     MHQVDSAWHADGQEGVSFYGSDMRNASSGAAWYENFGVQATGQVGALFASPNRIVGVTS
                     FGFAEQGKMIQASSQLNDEFLDLLSVACQRKIGNC"
     gene            3458..4585
                     /locus_tag="BK1_04138"
     CDS             4707..5393
                     /gene="rspR_1"
                     /locus_tag="BK1_04139"
                     /inference="ab initio prediction:Prodigal:002006"
                     /inference="similar to AA sequence:UniProtKB:P0ACM2"
                     /codon_start=1
                     /transl_table=11
                     /product="HTH-type transcriptional repressor RspR"
                     /db_xref="COG:COG1802"
                     /translation="MTTAKLAKIDHQPATLRDMVQDRMREAIVEGVFQPGERLVERPLC
                     EQLGVSRTVIRETIRYLEAEGLVEILPGHGPIVASMSWDDARQIYDIRRLLETAAAEQC
                     ARNIDEDITRKLGAALKRLQKESKGKTRGALFRATSDFYQVVFHGAGHHIAWEVVQRLN
                     GRISRLRMLTLTSADRTRPGISYMEDIFSAVVSGDPAAARLAIQHHLDEATSVAERVFA
                     SQDNGQ"
     gene            4707..5393
                     /locus_tag="BK1_04139"
                     /gene="rspR_1"
     CDS             5390..5692
                     /locus_tag="BK1_04140"
                     /inference="ab initio prediction:Prodigal:002006"
                     /codon_start=1
                     /transl_table=11
                     /product="hypothetical protein"
                     /translation="MTDRPKGYWIANVTVSNAEAYSDYQALAPEAFEKYGGRFLARGAA
                     ETLEGQDWQRRVIIEFDSIEQARGCYNSPEYRLAREKRAHACQADIALIEGLNGG"
     gene            5390..5692
                     /locus_tag="BK1_04140"
     CDS             5989..6591
                     /locus_tag="BK1_04141"
                     /inference="ab initio prediction:Prodigal:002006"
                     /codon_start=1
                     /transl_table=11
                     /product="hypothetical protein"
                     /translation="MPAEIRKTLLHVEETLIEGGKTAETPLKMIAAIAVIRNPWAGQGF
                     VEDLRPAIHDCAPGLGELLTRMILDASGGGDKVEGYGKSAIVGVNGEVEHASALIHTLR
                     FGNHYREAVGAKSYLAFTNTRGPASAPLQIPLMDKNDGGRRSHYLTIQLSVADAPAPDE
                     IVVALGASIGGRPHHRIGDRYQDLKELGHDVDNPAAV"
     gene            5989..6591
                     /locus_tag="BK1_04141"
     CDS             6563..7375
                     /gene="tgnD"
                     /locus_tag="BK1_04142"
                     /EC_number="3.5.1.-"
                     /inference="ab initio prediction:Prodigal:002006"
                     /inference="similar to AA sequence:UniProtKB:Q6F9F4"
                     /codon_start=1
                     /transl_table=11
                     /product="(E)-2-((N-methylformamido)methylene)succinate
                     hydrolase"
                     /translation="MTLTTLRLSKPFGRVTYCEAGRGAPLVLIHGVGMQSAAWQPQIEA
                     FSTQYHVMALDMPGHGGSDALGGTPKLPDYVAWLHAVVAALDLGPVCLAGHSMGALISG
                     GYAVTHPQRVARVALLNGVFRRTQAARDAVTARALEIRKGSFDLETPLKRWFGDAPAEQ
                     VASAKVAGWLSSVNLKGYADAYGAFADGDEEYADGFAKIPCPLLALTGALDPNSTPEMA
                     QAMADAAPLGRAATIEGERHMVNLTAPEQVNAILADWLQTPMDERETA"
     gene            6563..7375
                     /locus_tag="BK1_04142"
                     /gene="tgnD"
     CDS             7372..8292
                     /gene="tgnA"
                     /locus_tag="BK1_04143"
                     /EC_number="1.5.1.36"
                     /inference="ab initio prediction:Prodigal:002006"
                     /inference="similar to AA sequence:UniProtKB:Q6F9F5"
                     /codon_start=1
                     /transl_table=11
                     /product="Flavin-dependent trigonelline monooxygenase,
                     reductase component"
                     /db_xref="COG:COG1853"
                     /translation="MTSFDPRALRNAFGAFMTGVTVVTTHDEDGNPLGFTANSFSSVSL
                     DPALVSVCLANSSRNYEAFANSKGFAVNILSESQKDVSNTFARPVEDRFAAVDWHPGPV
                     GSPVFVGVSAWFDCSTFKTVEAGDHLILIGKVEAFDTSTAPGLGYARGAYVTPAAEAEA
                     LSQSTNLIVSALIEREGKVLLIGNDQGRLTLPETKTGKNGASAALSRLIEQCGVRAEPG
                     FIYSVYEDEAREQQHISFLCQAVEGEPTQGTFTELTQTTLMDIADAAMCTMLERFAQEN
                     RMGNFGVYFGNQVSGKIRPISSEKE"
     gene            7372..8292
                     /locus_tag="BK1_04143"
                     /gene="tgnA"
     CDS             8297..9334
                     /gene="tgnB"
                     /locus_tag="BK1_04144"
                     /EC_number="1.14.14.-"
                     /inference="ab initio prediction:Prodigal:002006"
                     /inference="similar to AA sequence:UniProtKB:Q6F9F6"
                     /codon_start=1
                     /transl_table=11
                     /product="Flavin-dependent trigonelline monooxygenase,
                     oxygenase component"
                     /db_xref="COG:COG2141"
                     /translation="MKFSLFAHMERIDPKDDQKQLYDEFVQLCQIADEAGFNSVWTGEH
                     HGMNFTIAPNPFINLVDLANKTKNVRLGTGTIIAPFWHPIRLAGEAAMTDLITDGRLEL
                     GIARGAYSFEYERMMPGMGAWEAGLRMREQVPAIKKLWAGDYAHDGEFWQFPKTTSAPQ
                     PVQKDGPPIWIAARDPNSHEFAVSNGCNVQVTPLWNGDPEIESLMGKFNDACAKFPDQP
                     RPSIMLLLHTYVASDADDAKQAAVELNRFYNYFGAWFMNKREINQGLIDPLSDDDIAAH
                     PFYTPEAIQRDLAIGTAEELVERLKKYEALGYDEYSFWIDSSMPFERKKASLERFISDV
                     MPAFQ"
     gene            8297..9334
                     /locus_tag="BK1_04144"
                     /gene="tgnB"
     CDS             9344..10810
                     /gene="tgnC"
                     /locus_tag="BK1_04145"
                     /EC_number="1.2.1.-"
                     /inference="ab initio prediction:Prodigal:002006"
                     /inference="similar to AA sequence:UniProtKB:Q6F9F7"
                     /codon_start=1
                     /transl_table=11
                     /product="(Z)-2-((N-methylformamido)methylene)-5-
                     hydroxybutyrolactone dehydrogenase"
                     /db_xref="COG:COG1012"
                     /translation="MQQFQQYIDGAFSDGAAQFESRDPATGQPWALMPEARAEDVNRAV
                     NAAERAFLDPEWTNMTATQRGKLLLRLSDLIAENAPRLAEFETRDTGKIIRETSAQIAY
                     VAEYYRYYAGLADKIEGAFLPIDKPDMQVWLRREPVGVVAAVVPWNSQLFLSAVKIGPA
                     LAAGCTVVLKASEEGPAPMLEFARIFDQAGFPKGVLNIITGFGPDCGSVLTSHPKVAHV
                     AFTGGPETARHIVRNSANNLASTSLELGGKSPFIVFEDADLDSAVNAQVSGIFAATGQS
                     CVAGSRLVIQRSIKDEFLARLKEKAENVVIGSPQDMATEVGPLCTLRQRDRALDLIDRS
                     VAQGARLVIGGQVPEGAGYFFPPTILDCTDAPDAPCVTNEFFGPVLSVLSFETEAEALA
                     IANDTQFGLASGLFTRDLTRAHRMMRGIRAGIVWVNTYRAVSPIVPFGGFGLSGHGREG
                     GVEAALEYTKTKAVWLRTSDDPIPDPFVMR"
     gene            9344..10810
                     /locus_tag="BK1_04145"
                     /gene="tgnC"
     CDS             11019..12233
                     /gene="queG_2"
                     /locus_tag="BK1_04146"
                     /EC_number="1.17.99.6"
                     /inference="ab initio prediction:Prodigal:002006"
                     /inference="protein motif:HAMAP:MF_00916"
                     /codon_start=1
                     /transl_table=11
                     /product="Epoxyqueuosine reductase"
                     /translation="MAWPSSHRTTEEDRQRWRDTYADSDAAAGIVTTEDFEPFKQLNDM
                     FTRAFWDDTVRSKHTDGFFQSYRMKANYRNGDGFRQKDFALRNASWLISDIISNRSADQ
                     GRREGFQAPISEDTPVAETKVEIDNPMAMAAEIKRIARFFGADLVGLTDFDDRWIYSSR
                     VDTRDFSDAENTLPVGLTSVIVLGHKMDQELVATYPSALAGAATGREYSHEAAIVIQLA
                     AYIRNLGYQAVPSMNDTGLVIPYAIKAGLGEYARNQMVITPEFGPRLRFSKIFTNLPLS
                     HDAPRPLGVRAFCDICTECADACPAKALPYGLPEVSAASEASAIQGVRKWTSDAKACFQ
                     YWAKLQSDCAICMRVCPFNRDFDKLTDRLWRKLALGRWRKLALWLDKRSNRAKRLKPKD
                     WWDGA"
     gene            11019..12233
                     /locus_tag="BK1_04146"
                     /gene="queG_2"
     CDS             complement(12256..12918)
                     /locus_tag="BK1_04147"
                     /inference="ab initio prediction:Prodigal:002006"
                     /codon_start=1
                     /transl_table=11
                     /product="hypothetical protein"
                     /translation="MTDRACYFISGSPPCWSIMLALAVKGLSYDARRLSNSAGEQKSAE
                     FLAINPRGNVPVLVDGDVTVRETNAILAYLDAAYPEPPLFGTDKVQTAEIWQTVCEAGD
                     RLRAPIGNLVRPIFRKRSAEKADEIMTAIEPVYQELSALEANLANRHFVCGSDISAADL
                     IVFPAVMQLLRGANYDGADGLDLQVLPLDEHYPNLADWARRIEAIPGYEAAYPPHWR"
     gene            complement(12256..12918)
                     /locus_tag="BK1_04147"
     CDS             13387..14337
                     /locus_tag="BK1_04148"
                     /inference="ab initio prediction:Prodigal:002006"
                     /codon_start=1
                     /transl_table=11
                     /product="hypothetical protein"
                     /translation="MKKLTTLLGGASVVIAGPAMAADIVIGVPNWASVNATAHILEVVI
                     EENLGLDVELQNGTNPIVFEAMDSGSMHVHPEVWMPNQQNLHDTYVKDNGTVVMNQNPV
                     QAEQGMCVPTATAEKYDIKSIDDLSDPDKMAIFDTDGNGTPEVWIGAPGWASTVVEKIR
                     AKSYGYDQIFDLTEYEETIAYANLANAAKAGDPWIGFCYSPHYIFVTQDLTVLEEPAHD
                     PATWTIVQPTDDPDWLEKSEASSAWNGATLHLHYAKELEENFPEVAALFNNYQMSGDDL
                     SAMGKALAVDNIEAAEFARQWVNDNEDTVIGWLTN"
     gene            13387..14337
                     /locus_tag="BK1_04148"
     CDS             14419..15456
                     /gene="opuAA_2"
                     /locus_tag="BK1_04149"
                     /EC_number="7.6.2.9"
                     /inference="ab initio prediction:Prodigal:002006"
                     /inference="similar to AA sequence:UniProtKB:P46920"
                     /codon_start=1
                     /transl_table=11
                     /product="Glycine betaine transport ATP-binding protein
                     OpuAA"
                     /db_xref="COG:COG4175"
                     /translation="MDEPVVKLENVWKIFGARAEEAMAAVRAEGIGKPEVLERFNCVVG
                     VQGATFEVPRGEIFCIMGLSGSGKSTLVRHVNRLIEPTAGKIEILGQDVSKISESELRR
                     IRAQQIGMVFQHMALMPHRSVRDNVAYPLEIRKISKSKRWAVSDHALGLVNLTGYEDRL
                     PKELSGGMQQRVGIARALASDPEILLMDEPFSALDPLIRLQLQDQFKALVAQLQKTTLF
                     ITHDLDEAIRIGHRIAIMKDGVIVQIGTPEDIVMNPADDYVREFVQGISKLKLVKAHSI
                     MEPIDSYAGPLDGAPRADEGSDLDQLIDLAVGTDLPVVITDAGNDIGVVTKPRLLRGIQ
                     GGKND"
     gene            14419..15456
                     /locus_tag="BK1_04149"
                     /gene="opuAA_2"
     CDS             15449..17038
                     /locus_tag="BK1_04150"
                     /inference="ab initio prediction:Prodigal:002006"
                     /codon_start=1
                     /transl_table=11
                     /product="hypothetical protein"
                     /translation="MTDATAEVKVTAASDIEVDREALDKSIQEFAGPNGDYYVNAFHKI
                     HDATSAMPNTFNKWAAALGPLWSASRAIWGMFWAFLILEIIAWVQIGRGAWGNPGAEFS
                     DRAAGQLDRAAELLERAANATEQSDIDRFTRLAENIQKAADTSLERAAAAQAEATGILL
                     TGLVMLVVFKLIQGLYADRIYEKQYSRWRIDPDSTESGRSTRNTVLGAVLVAAIAPLIV
                     YKFTVNASIAMLDAFPEKEVSALFLGEDGGTLFSSLASWMEAKIDAAALAGGDVFDGIV
                     AGVRSVLDALTVALIGSPWPVVMLVICVTAWRAAGPRVAIFTAASLAYIALLGYWDVAM
                     ETVALVGAAVLLCVVIGIPLGIWFGKSARAYRAAEPVLDLMQTLPAFVYLIPIIAFFGT
                     GNPPGILATIIFGMPPVIRLTALGMRGVPDSIKEAAVAFGASKWQLLKDVEIPLALPSI
                     MTGVNQTILMCLSMVVIISLIGGGGLGKEILEALQYAAKGPGLLGGFAILFCAMVIDRI
                     VQGAFRREDEKI"
     gene            15449..17038
                     /locus_tag="BK1_04150"
     CDS             17090..18064
                     /gene="gpuA_1"
                     /locus_tag="BK1_04151"
                     /EC_number="3.5.3.17"
                     /inference="ab initio prediction:Prodigal:002006"
                     /inference="similar to AA sequence:UniProtKB:Q9I6K2"
                     /codon_start=1
                     /transl_table=11
                     /product="Guanidinopropionase"
                     /db_xref="COG:COG0010"
                     /translation="MTDRYEQSMMDNLYWWGVPTLFRCPNTGAEGQDIALVGVPHSTGN
                     GTTERDQHLGPRALRHVSAVQRRVHSLFEIDPWSSAKIADVGDVPFPRANDNEDCIERI
                     TAFFKDIDAAGARPVSVGGDHSITGGIVQALGRGQLAKGEPISFLHLDAHTDVFTKVDH
                     FLGAKKSAAHWGAYLADQGQVDPTRSMQIGLRGHPRSLDWLQPSYDYGYNIVTMREFRQ
                     RGLEDVVAQTREVLGDRPVYITFDLDCLDPTVAPAVSNLEPGEKGFDIDEAVGILRAAR
                     GLNIVGGDVVCMMPTKDSPNNITALTAAAVMFEMISMIAENVR"
     gene            17090..18064
                     /locus_tag="BK1_04151"
                     /gene="gpuA_1"
     CDS             complement(18061..19029)
                     /gene="gpuA_2"
                     /locus_tag="BK1_04152"
                     /EC_number="3.5.3.17"
                     /inference="ab initio prediction:Prodigal:002006"
                     /inference="similar to AA sequence:UniProtKB:Q9I6K2"
                     /codon_start=1
                     /transl_table=11
                     /product="Guanidinopropionase"
                     /db_xref="COG:COG0010"
                     /translation="MTNSFFQPVSAMDLARFAGIPTFMRLPGMTLDHERIAEVELGLIG
                     IPWDGGTTNRPGARHGPRQLRDYSTMIRAMNPVTGVAPFSLVNCADLGDVAPNPVDIED
                     TLNRVTMFYADLHARGITPLTAGGDHLTTLPVLRALASSGPLGLVQFDSHTDLFDTYFG
                     GHKFTHGTPFRRAVEEGLVDPKRFVQIGVRGTAYNTEDIEWGEEQGIRIIRIEELFDRG
                     IGDVMAEVRSIVGDAPTYCTYDIDFVDPTFAPGTGTPEIGGPNSFQAQQVIREMSGINL
                     VGADLVEVSPPFDASGSTAWLGISLMFELLCVLSQAVDARR"
     gene            complement(18061..19029)
                     /locus_tag="BK1_04152"
                     /gene="gpuA_2"
     CDS             complement(19099..20619)
                     /gene="mtgB_7"
                     /locus_tag="BK1_04153"
                     /EC_number="2.1.1.-"
                     /inference="ab initio prediction:Prodigal:002006"
                     /inference="similar to AA sequence:UniProtKB:Q24SP7"
                     /codon_start=1
                     /transl_table=11
                     /product="Glycine betaine methyltransferase"
                     /db_xref="COG:COG5598"
                     /translation="MPAESGKRSGRKARHAQRAARPVIDPCPPGQRGGAFKPLSPIELD
                     QIFETALRLLETLGMGNVPDRLAADLRAAGAQPRDRERLVFPRAMVQRSIQTAAKTFTF
                     HGRDKVRSIEVGGDSVYFGTGGAAVQTLDLETGLYRPSTLADLHDFTRLQDMLSNVSWF
                     TRCCVATDVPDMRDLDINTAYALLRNTTKPVATSFTLAENVAPIVQMLDIAAGGPGEFS
                     KRPFLKAHISPVISPLRYGEDAVDVVYECVAHNIPMSCITAAQAGATAPATLAGFLAQS
                     LAETLASLVMVNTIRPGFPMVFSNWPFVVDLRTGAFAGGSGETAILNAASAQITNWLGL
                     PSGVAASMTDAKAIDAQYGVEKAMTSLAAALAGGNLIYESSGMTASLLGASFEGFVLDD
                     EMHSHTYRALRGIEVTEENLGFEAICQSVLGDGHFLGSAETYAAMERDYFYPSLADRNE
                     PRTWQEEGATDAWAAAREKAKGILDTHHPEYLTPQQDAEIRGRFDILI"
     gene            complement(19099..20619)
                     /locus_tag="BK1_04153"
                     /gene="mtgB_7"
     CDS             20802..23237
                     /gene="abo_13"
                     /locus_tag="BK1_04154"
                     /EC_number="1.5.3.19"
                     /inference="ab initio prediction:Prodigal:002006"
                     /inference="similar to AA sequence:UniProtKB:Q8GAI3"
                     /codon_start=1
                     /transl_table=11
                     /product="4-methylaminobutanoate oxidase
                     (formaldehyde-forming)"
                     /translation="MKSRTKAVVIGGGIAGCSTLYHLTQEGWTDVVLVERNELTSGTTW
                     HSAAQVTNFGMNQTMVGLKSHSIRLYKELAEDPDYPINYHHGDGGIRLANTEAQMQGYR
                     HFASMARGMDVHFEVIDAQECARRHPLISTENLIGGLWDPLDGDIDPAQLCQALARRAR
                     KAGAEVYRNTPVTALTQHSDDTWTVHTEHGDIDCDVVVNACGYRVNEVGAMMGVHHPVA
                     SMEHQYFLTEEIPAIRDAGHRMPLLRCPISDYYCRQEKNGLLLGFYEQNCKTWGMDGID
                     PNFVNALCPDDLDRVTDVLEGAFARMPALMEAGVHTVVNGPITYTIDGAPLVGPIPGKR
                     NAFCIIGLRAGLGEGGGHGWLLAQQIVHGEACYDTWCLDPRRFTGHANLELTALKAIED
                     YQNEFRFHFPHEHRPAGRPAKTTPLTPVLAAEGAEFTVINGWERVDYIKPSPEFTHALS
                     FDFDETFDLVAAEVASVQAGVGLAEVNGFNRIEITGADRHSFLDRMLCGTVTRKTGRVG
                     LGYLLNHHGMIKAEATVANLPASDRGPERVWYGSAAASEFHDMDWLTRHIRADEDVQLR
                     SLTNDQTILILAGPKSRDVLSTCARGDWSAQAFPWLSLRECYVGFAPATVMAVSFSGEL
                     AYEIHVPNASLYAAYLALRQAGEAHGLNLFGARAVESMRMEKSFLHWKADLITEFDPFE
                     TGLERFVKLDKSDFIGRDALLKRQSDGPRKKLVALQLQATDRPAHPGASLMQDGQVVGT
                     VTSGAWGHRVGLNLAHAFVNPALAEVGTEIDLDSCGQIVRATIIPPSPYDPGFDRVKA"
     gene            20802..23237
                     /locus_tag="BK1_04154"
                     /gene="abo_13"
     CDS             23328..24299
                     /locus_tag="BK1_04155"
                     /inference="ab initio prediction:Prodigal:002006"
                     /codon_start=1
                     /transl_table=11
                     /product="hypothetical protein"
                     /translation="MSKALSLRWLEVFRLVAKSGSIQQAASETGLSISTVSNHLRSLEA
                     ALGVELVDHGRRPMGLTPAGEVFARYVRDGLTVLKRGEAEIRSGNWKHATDLRLALIDD
                     FDNQIAPDLFRFLAQALPRCSFRHYTRPSHEILANLQEHKLDAGVATRPSERTEGLIEY
                     PLMRDPFIVILPMSYQGAPENLLKPDAELPLLRYSRDYMIGKQIEIQLTRSKYNLPNRF
                     EMECNHSIIGLVAEGSGWAITTAACFHRAQRFHDSVKALPFPGRNFVRTVSLFTTEVYP
                     ETTSKLIQKVMTQLIRQHFTEPMAGSHGWLKNDFRTMEGEAA"
     gene            23328..24299
                     /locus_tag="BK1_04155"
     CDS             complement(24296..25321)
                     /gene="cytR_4"
                     /locus_tag="BK1_04156"
                     /inference="ab initio prediction:Prodigal:002006"
                     /inference="similar to AA sequence:UniProtKB:P0ACN7"
                     /codon_start=1
                     /transl_table=11
                     /product="HTH-type transcriptional repressor CytR"
                     /db_xref="COG:COG1609"
                     /translation="MSKLRTAPTLDDVAKMAGVSTATVSRCLNTPDRVVKATRERVQSA
                     VDALGYMPNFAARVMAAKRSLTVGAIIPTMENAIFARGLQAFQEELHTHGYTLLVSSSA
                     YKPEIEEEQIRTLIARGADALLLIGHDRAPQIYTELERRKIPALIAWSFLPDAQLPSVG
                     FDNRAAMAELADRVIGLGHRRIGVISGIRSGNDRARLRIEGIEQAATRHGISHSDLTII
                     ETSYEIENGAAAFDRLMSQSVRPTAVLCGNDVLAVGALHRAREMGLNVPCDVSITGFDD
                     IELARIVSPALTTVHVPHREMGRRAAMELVSMLEQQSDGTGSRLDTHIVERQSLGPPAK
                     G"
     gene            complement(24296..25321)
                     /locus_tag="BK1_04156"
                     /gene="cytR_4"
     CDS             25459..25644
                     /locus_tag="BK1_04157"
                     /inference="ab initio prediction:Prodigal:002006"
                     /codon_start=1
                     /transl_table=11
                     /product="hypothetical protein"
                     /translation="MFLTASVIVFVIYFANVAMGAFAGGAFLGDVGEMLVLFAASILFV
                     VAILKKEADRNAERDG"
     gene            25459..25644
                     /locus_tag="BK1_04157"
     CDS             25669..26814
                     /locus_tag="BK1_04158"
                     /inference="ab initio prediction:Prodigal:002006"
                     /codon_start=1
                     /transl_table=11
                     /product="hypothetical protein"
                     /translation="MNKDKLELASAERRNFLKLSATGAFTAALVAGAGGVLWSSEAAAQ
                     TAKEERERENAADHVMTIATAYVLGASRSYPIMQLDLKENIQNATNGKVYVKLAPGGQL
                     GAGGSLVQKVQGGTIQAAQHSLSNFAPFASTVDLINMPYLCGSNQKFTNLVTSDTWKNE
                     VHPKVEAAGFKALFYVVIDPRVVAVRQGGNAIITPGDMSGVKFRVPGSKMLQQYYRMAG
                     ANPTPVAWGETPSAIKQGVADALDPSVGALFVFGFKDILSHVTFTQAVPDSQVYSCNLE
                     WFNSMPPDVQEGIMWGAEMTAHQNLAKVPSARAYAMAELNKAGVEFHSLSSDQLAEWES
                     VGGYQNTEWDPFKTELAGSMDAFEKLVEAAGTQGKYYVHDA"
     gene            25669..26814
                     /locus_tag="BK1_04158"
     CDS             26927..27439
                     /locus_tag="BK1_04159"
                     /inference="ab initio prediction:Prodigal:002006"
                     /codon_start=1
                     /transl_table=11
                     /product="hypothetical protein"
                     /translation="MTLLQNIDRNAERWLLLVFYVMLVITMAIEVLRREIFAFSSIWGE
                     EIVRYSFIYLAWIGAAAAVKERAHIRIDVIMHYLGPRPKALLYIFGDLVMFGVAVIALY
                     WSYEAVHVSAKFGSVTDGLRVSKVWFLMAVPTGFGLMIWRLIQSLMRDIKCLRDGTPVF
                     EGDKLFD"
     gene            26927..27439
                     /locus_tag="BK1_04159"
     CDS             27451..28779
                     /gene="dctM_9"
                     /locus_tag="BK1_04160"
                     /inference="ab initio prediction:Prodigal:002006"
                     /inference="similar to AA sequence:UniProtKB:Q9HU16"
                     /codon_start=1
                     /transl_table=11
                     /product="C4-dicarboxylate TRAP transporter large permease
                     protein DctM"
                     /db_xref="COG:COG1593"
                     /translation="MLWGSLNQTVELGWDFYLPVILFVGLIALAVPVWAAIGTAAIVML
                     VMSGDLPLSLVGESLFTGIDAFALTAVPLFILTGDVLVRTGLSRKFLDVAEALTCFAKG
                     GFGSATVLVCGMFAAISGSDAAGAAAVGRMTINRLVESGYPRPYACALVAAGACTGILI
                     PPSIAYIIIGLVLGISASTLFLAALIPGLAILVSILVTNIIMNRIYAYEGGGMMTMGEW
                     LANLGKALKSGWYAFIVPGIIFYGIFSGRLTPTEAGATAVVVTIIMGFILRTLTLADFP
                     SMLVSSAKVNGVILPIIAFSAPLAEALAIMGVPQGFVTAVTSLTDDPYLLILLMIGILI
                     AAGCVMETTPNIVILAPILKPLADNIGMNEIQFCIMMITALGVGFITPPLGLNLFVVSG
                     ITGESILKIAARAVPFVLTMLIVVILIAYVPAVSTTLLPAIYQ"
     gene            27451..28779
                     /locus_tag="BK1_04160"
                     /gene="dctM_9"
     CDS             28792..30099
                     /gene="hpsN_2"
                     /locus_tag="BK1_04161"
                     /EC_number="1.1.1.308"
                     /inference="ab initio prediction:Prodigal:002006"
                     /inference="similar to AA sequence:UniProtKB:Q46N53"
                     /codon_start=1
                     /transl_table=11
                     /product="Sulfopropanediol 3-dehydrogenase"
                     /translation="MPRDYLKKATLTAQSHASEVHDTVKTILAEIEAGGDAKALEYAAK
                     FDKFEGNVLMTPAEIDAAIALVPEKLKADIRFAHDNVRRFAEAQKATVSDVEVEIVPGV
                     TAGQKAIPVDAAGCYVPGGRYSHIASAIMTVTTAKVAGCRHITACSPPRPGEGVAPAIV
                     YAAHICGADSILAMGGVQGVAAMTYGLFGLPRANILVGPGNQFVAEAKRILYGKVGIDM
                     IAGPTDSLILADSSADAHVVATDLVSQAEHGYNSPVWLVTDDRALAEKVMELVPALIED
                     LPELNRENASAAWRDYAEVILCGDREEMAACSDSYAPEHLTVQAEDLEWWLDRLTCYGS
                     LFLGEETTVSYGDKATGTNHVLPTSGAASYTGGLSVHKYMKIVTWQRATREGSKPIAIA
                     TARISRLEGMEGHARAADVRLAKYFPDEQFDLSADG"
     gene            28792..30099
                     /locus_tag="BK1_04161"
                     /gene="hpsN_2"
     CDS             30092..30853
                     /gene="gno_3"
                     /locus_tag="BK1_04162"
                     /EC_number="1.1.1.-"
                     /inference="ab initio prediction:Prodigal:002006"
                     /inference="similar to AA sequence:UniProtKB:P50199"
                     /codon_start=1
                     /transl_table=11
                     /product="Gluconate 5-dehydrogenase"
                     /translation="MDDPRALFDLTGRVACVTGASSGLGRQAAKVLAAAGARVVAVARR
                     HDALAGLVAEIGNSAAMVAADIADRDQIEAVAQDISDPFGPPDILIHAAGINTREAADD
                     VTGQGWDATLALNLSAPFFLSQALVPAMKDKGWGRIVTFASLQTTRAFPGGIAYGATKA
                     GIGQLTRAMAEAWSPHGVTANAIGPGFFPTELTQAVFDDAKRAERNAAQTCIGRNGRME
                     DINGPILFLCSRASDYVTGQVLMVDGGFTAK"
     gene            30092..30853
                     /locus_tag="BK1_04162"
                     /gene="gno_3"
     CDS             30850..31830
                     /locus_tag="BK1_04163"
                     /EC_number="1.1.1.401"
                     /inference="ab initio prediction:Prodigal:002006"
                     /inference="similar to AA sequence:UniProtKB:P0DOW0"
                     /codon_start=1
                     /transl_table=11
                     /product="2-dehydro-3-deoxy-L-rhamnonate dehydrogenase
                     (NAD(+))"
                     /translation="MKALVYEGVEHVAYRDMPDAAPQDAEHLIRVEAVGICGSDMHAYL
                     GHDARRPAPLILGHEAAGVIVGGPRDGDRVTINPLVHCGTCTACQSGRVNICPNRQIIS
                     MPPREGAFAQYVAMPDRNLVTVPDDVPLAKAALAEPLAVSWHTARLGLEALHPAMDRRA
                     LVIGGGAIGLAAALALKAMGVSDVTITEPNDARRTYVASICPFNLRAETTETFPLVIDA
                     VGFAATRQAASALVEPGGVIAHVGLGDGGDGLDIRRMTLQEITFIGTYTYTVEDFRQTA
                     SAIFDGRLGALDWIEMRPLSEGADAFRQLRNGSVAVPKIILTPWE"
     gene            30850..31830
                     /locus_tag="BK1_04163"
     CDS             31854..32264
                     /locus_tag="BK1_04164"
                     /inference="ab initio prediction:Prodigal:002006"
                     /codon_start=1
                     /transl_table=11
                     /product="hypothetical protein"
                     /translation="MYQKILVPMALDHDISPHTLQVARALAADDCEIVALHVYEMPQGS
                     VSAYLDKDVVDEGFRAALNLLRDKVSGLEGVRPEIIKGHTARTIIDFANEHSFDCIVIG
                     SHKPGLSDYFLGSTASRVVRHAGCAVHVHRRT"
     gene            31854..32264
                     /locus_tag="BK1_04164"
     CDS             32315..32821
                     /locus_tag="BK1_04165"
                     /inference="ab initio prediction:Prodigal:002006"
                     /codon_start=1
                     /transl_table=11
                     /product="hypothetical protein"
                     /translation="MNIDKKITDDLVANDISFVTTVPCKQLAGVIAEIDAHDSIYHIPS
                     NKEDEGMGLCAGAWMGGKRPAIIMQNTAIGVTINTLATLIQYYRMPLPMLISYRGELRE
                     PIACQVEMAVHTKALLAQLNIPTYHFHNQADVEELDAILKYTFMCNKPVAILTDANFWG
                     GYGDQ"
     gene            32315..32821
                     /locus_tag="BK1_04165"
     CDS             32818..33372
                     /locus_tag="BK1_04166"
                     /inference="ab initio prediction:Prodigal:002006"
                     /codon_start=1
                     /transl_table=11
                     /product="hypothetical protein"
                     /translation="MIRSDVLKEIAPILRDQLVVCNIGIPSQELHAIDDQPSNFYMLGT
                     MGLASSIGLGLALSQPKPVIVIDGDGSVLTNLGTLPTIANNVADNYILLIVDNGSYGST
                     GDQPTYAGQKTSLTKMAEAAGCERVIECQAEDTGRVLQEALDAKQMTIIVCKCESGNAK
                     MPPITMDPVVIRDRFMKAVMA"
     gene            32818..33372
                     /locus_tag="BK1_04166"
     CDS             33372..34469
                     /gene="mdlB"
                     /locus_tag="BK1_04167"
                     /EC_number="1.1.99.31"
                     /inference="ab initio prediction:Prodigal:002006"
                     /inference="similar to AA sequence:UniProtKB:P20932"
                     /codon_start=1
                     /transl_table=11
                     /product="(S)-mandelate dehydrogenase"
                     /translation="MLATIHSAEDARRLARRRLPWMVFDYIDGAAGTGQGAIRNRAALD
                     AMTLCPRVLRDVSERTLETRLFGKPAQRPFGIAPMGMCNLSAPGADLMLARLAARYAIP
                     LGVSTVASTPMEKLIEIAEGHAWFQLYFSGDGAGTFKLVDRAKSAGYKTLVLTVDVPEV
                     GRRPRELRHGFKMPFRIGPQQFLDFAMHPRWSLATLRSGKPQMANFLMEGYEFDRTESR
                     AKATWETLARLRDQWDGNLVLKGILHPEDTLAAKSAGADAVQVSSHGARQLDSAPAAFD
                     ALRLIRDAVGPEFPLFYDSGLRSGEDAVKAMISGANFVFFGRVMQYAIAAAGEAGLHQL
                     WDVLSDEFSITMAQIGATSIDDLNP"
     gene            33372..34469
                     /locus_tag="BK1_04167"
                     /gene="mdlB"
     CDS             complement(34515..35225)
                     /gene="yfcG_5"
                     /locus_tag="BK1_04168"
                     /EC_number="1.8.4.-"
                     /inference="ab initio prediction:Prodigal:002006"
                     /inference="similar to AA sequence:UniProtKB:P77526"
                     /codon_start=1
                     /transl_table=11
                     /product="Disulfide-bond oxidoreductase YfcG"
                     /db_xref="COG:COG0625"
                     /translation="MIDFYYSPTPNGWKVAIMLGETGLEHRTVLMNLRAGDQFTPAFRA
                     ISPNAKMPAIVDHDAPDGPQTVFESGAILLYLAERTGQFGPQTPAERIAFNEWLFWQAA
                     NQGPMGGQLSHFVNYSPEDQPYAHKRYKGEFERALAVMETWLEGRDYMLDRYSIVDMMC
                     FPWAFIAKPLGVSLDGFPNVAAWRQRIKARPSVIDAINLHKDAQFSGKATAKQHATLFN
                     QSAAHLMTEPTKPT"
     gene            complement(34515..35225)
                     /locus_tag="BK1_04168"
                     /gene="yfcG_5"
     CDS             complement(35222..36394)
                     /gene="uctC_3"
                     /locus_tag="BK1_04169"
                     /EC_number="2.8.3.19"
                     /inference="ab initio prediction:Prodigal:002006"
                     /inference="similar to AA sequence:UniProtKB:A9X6P9"
                     /codon_start=1
                     /transl_table=11
                     /product="Acetyl-CoA:oxalate CoA-transferase"
                     /translation="MTQSENLRRNGPLSGVRVVDLTAVVSGPMSTMILADQGADVIKIE
                     RAEGDFTRHVATRRGGHSASYLNNNRNKRSVVADLKNPDDIEMIKSLVKTADVFIQNFR
                     PGVVDRLGLSYEVLSALNPRLVYMSISGFGFDGPLANKPVYDPLIQALSALTTVQAGSD
                     EERPRLVRTILPDKLTAVQASQAITAALFARERTGQGQKVTLSMLDTVTAFLWASDMNG
                     HTFVGDEMEKEESQSFHDLIYKVKGGYLSISVMLNKHWEALAHATGRLDVLEDERFKTP
                     ELRDINRHARLELTQTIVQEIDRDTLLAELEKAGVPCAPVLTRQEMRQHPQLHANGMIV
                     EYDHPAAGRLRQTRPAAVFHGTPATDLRPAPELGEHTDAVRAEAQSGDAS"
     gene            complement(35222..36394)
                     /locus_tag="BK1_04169"
                     /gene="uctC_3"
     CDS             36718..37542
                     /locus_tag="BK1_04170"
                     /inference="ab initio prediction:Prodigal:002006"
                     /codon_start=1
                     /transl_table=11
                     /product="hypothetical protein"
                     /translation="MKLLSSTALALMVSATVAYAAGGGACAMDKTLVEGTLTIATGNPA
                     YYPWVMDDAPESGQGFEAAVAYAIADKMGFSSDDVTWVRTSFDEAIQPGAKNFDFNMQQ
                     YSITAEREEMVDFSLPYYASAMAVLTTQNVVDNGAQATLDSLKGLKWGAVATTTALPIL
                     NDLIQPASDPLLYNDNADVNAAIMAGQIDAALYDLPTALYLSAVVVEGGALLGQFPPDK
                     SENPDQFGLLMEEGNPLKECVDAAISELTESGELAAIEAQWLAEATGVPVIE"
     gene            36718..37542
                     /locus_tag="BK1_04170"
     CDS             37543..38403
                     /locus_tag="BK1_04171"
                     /inference="ab initio prediction:Prodigal:002006"
                     /codon_start=1
                     /transl_table=11
                     /product="hypothetical protein"
                     /translation="MSETSVQNKATERSGSAPTRREVYEAGIRRRSNRIALTSTAIVVL
                     AIVVLVPLAPGWDAVQRAFFNGRVFAATFPGLLEAFLLNVMIFAWSAPLIAITGLAIAL
                     CRDTRAPALFPLRLFGIAYTDIFRGLPVVLVIYIIGFGVPGLGLPRPWNSPYIWGTLAL
                     VLVYSAYVAEVIRSGIDSIHQSQRSAAASLGLSDQDTMRFVVLPQAIRNVVPANMNLFI
                     ALQKDVALLSFIGPVEIFRQAGVYKSLYANFTPYVGAALIFLALTIPATRYADYLMNKQ
                     NRART"
     gene            37543..38403
                     /locus_tag="BK1_04171"
     CDS             38400..39131
                     /gene="glnQ_3"
                     /locus_tag="BK1_04172"
                     /inference="ab initio prediction:Prodigal:002006"
                     /inference="similar to AA sequence:UniProtKB:P27675"
                     /codon_start=1
                     /transl_table=11
                     /product="Glutamine transport ATP-binding protein GlnQ"
                     /translation="MTTKLSLRGVRKRFGDHEVCKGIDLDVAEGEMVCLIGASGSGKST
                     LLRCMNLLEPIDDGAIWLDGADISEPGLDPQPVRQQIGIVFQSYNLFPHMTAAENVMLA
                     PRRVRGLSRQDLLPRVTQLFARFGLGERMGHYPDQLSGGQQQRVAIIRALAMEPQIMLF
                     DEITSALDPELVGEVLDVLRDLRQQGMTMVLATHEMGFARELADKVCFLDAGRILEQGP
                     PEVLFAAPQEERTKAFLARVL"
     gene            38400..39131
                     /locus_tag="BK1_04172"
                     /gene="glnQ_3"
     CDS             complement(39214..39852)
                     /locus_tag="BK1_04173"
                     /inference="ab initio prediction:Prodigal:002006"
                     /codon_start=1
                     /transl_table=11
                     /product="hypothetical protein"
                     /translation="MPDSLFPDEFLPTEAFHARDLNLVDLDQVPHFRAFQTRYPNPLGF
                     RPAPSRFSDPRIGSGTADTYATVYFGTSVETCVLEAIIRDSGLGAGKEGIPISRKYLQG
                     WSIVQIATTEPLKLLDLRGSGTLSYRIPTDAVRAQSHELGQIWSLAIHEHKDQPDGIIF
                     SSRLNEQSNVAVFERGMTKVRSVRSEPLFSYGAELAEILDKYQVALINP"
     gene            complement(39214..39852)
                     /locus_tag="BK1_04173"
     CDS             complement(39852..40637)
                     /locus_tag="BK1_04174"
                     /inference="ab initio prediction:Prodigal:002006"
                     /codon_start=1
                     /transl_table=11
                     /product="hypothetical protein"
                     /translation="MPGGVEVSSFDMNASDADLGAALRTMLSNLGEEEVVAFGHSSEPS
                     IPQTGNPSTQKAFYGVEHAVSNVEYVQGSVRIHTDIPAAKTLTAGVKKGSKGKHARGGR
                     REKSYTLAKFVEVSKSTGSVVNSPLEKALRAAERRGVAASKAVLAGDEMLTTPQLADLI
                     GVTRQAIDKRRKSGQLLALRGGPKTLKYPEWQILPTGETIEGLSEVIDRLDGDAWTAYR
                     MLTETFPDAQGEPVYEKLRRGEASKVLAHIDGVLGGSTT"
     gene            complement(39852..40637)
                     /locus_tag="BK1_04174"
     CDS             complement(40922..41623)
                     /locus_tag="BK1_04175"
                     /inference="ab initio prediction:Prodigal:002006"
                     /codon_start=1
                     /transl_table=11
                     /product="hypothetical protein"
                     /translation="MPHEAQKAIARQSILLRSLPDQHVETLLSHAIWRQYDRGETIFLQ
                     EETAKAVHVVLAGWIKLFRITPTGAEAVVSVFKRGDSFGEAVALRNVPYPVSAEAVSAC
                     ELMHIPSPILISLMKEDPEIGISILASTFTHLHSLVAQLEQLKAQTGAQRVAEFLLNLC
                     DSDEGRCDVSLPYDKMLIAGRLGMKPESLSRAFSRLKTVGVNINRNHAEISDIDALRSY
                     VEDESPSGKSW"
     gene            complement(40922..41623)
                     /locus_tag="BK1_04175"
     CDS             41811..43034
                     /gene="hemA_2"
                     /locus_tag="BK1_04176"
                     /EC_number="2.3.1.37"
                     /inference="ab initio prediction:Prodigal:002006"
                     /inference="similar to AA sequence:UniProtKB:P18079"
                     /codon_start=1
                     /transl_table=11
                     /product="5-aminolevulinate synthase"
                     /db_xref="COG:COG0156"
                     /translation="MDYERFFTQRLNALRDEGNYRVFIDLQRRCGFFPNARQTDGTAER
                     DVRIWCSNDYLGMGQHPAVIAAMHDALDRCGAGAGGTRNISGTTHDHVLLEAELADLHG
                     KEAALLFTSGYVSNWAALGTLAAKIPDLIVFSDALNHASMIEGIRHSRAQKVIWAHNDL
                     ADLEAKLAAADPDAPKMIAFESVYSMDGDIAPIKEICDLADKYGAMTYLDEVHAVGLYG
                     PRGGGIAEREGLMDRLTVIEGTLGKAFGVVGGYIAASAALCDFVRSFASGFIFTTALPP
                     SVAAGAAASIRHLKQSNVERDLQKARVAQVRARLDAQGIPHLPNPSHIIPVMVADPVKC
                     KFISDTLLEEFGIYIQPINYPTVPKGTERLRITPSPIHTDEDIDHLVGALSALWQRCQI
                     ARMPMAAQ"
     gene            41811..43034
                     /locus_tag="BK1_04176"
                     /gene="hemA_2"
     CDS             complement(43086..43373)
                     /locus_tag="BK1_04177"
                     /inference="ab initio prediction:Prodigal:002006"
                     /codon_start=1
                     /transl_table=11
                     /product="hypothetical protein"
                     /translation="MSALSSCSKYGRRRLLNPLTRTWVALLALTVASALLIPLPIPRSA
                     LAAAILLLGLIKSRLILARYLDLAHSPAWLRGFSFGLICFAVVLFGLYLI"
     gene            complement(43086..43373)
                     /locus_tag="BK1_04177"
     CDS             complement(43379..43927)
                     /gene="ctaE_2"
                     /locus_tag="BK1_04178"
                     /EC_number="1.9.3.1"
                     /inference="ab initio prediction:Prodigal:002006"
                     /inference="similar to AA sequence:UniProtKB:Q9AEL8"
                     /codon_start=1
                     /transl_table=11
                     /product="Cytochrome c oxidase subunit 3"
                     /db_xref="COG:COG1845"
                     /translation="MSDSSLIDALPGELLMWVLIISELLVFGAGLIAFMGVRLTDPTGF
                     AEAQSHLHRAGAALNTAVLVTSGYLAAMALHWRQTERGKAARFSLIGAALLGVVFLIIK
                     GIEYADKAAQGISFETHPFFLFYYLLTGFHAAHVLAGVGVLLLVAWHDHPRNIEVGAQF
                     WHMVDLVWIMLFPVIYLLG"
     gene            complement(43379..43927)
                     /locus_tag="BK1_04178"
                     /gene="ctaE_2"
     CDS             complement(43924..45840)
                     /locus_tag="BK1_04179"
                     /inference="ab initio prediction:Prodigal:002006"
                     /codon_start=1
                     /transl_table=11
                     /product="hypothetical protein"
                     /translation="MVRIDFEPWEPEETIGKLWHTLASRLDAPKVHDGAAVDLSEVAGR
                     LAVLFRGLGGSPGVELRSVSPEISRHRLSWRRKLATEAELMPRASFDGEVLRLPDRLAV
                     YPLREANGALYVWLAAAAAHAGTRTDETDLLRADLRALAAARQMVRDTLEDAPGLRPLY
                     AELCKGLLHQRSVPDLPPAEAAVESIIRNMLGDPDPLSDRARAYLDLQAEAPRGYQRFR
                     PVPLWPELRTVGFSEHNEVENPDTEGEPEESGEKTHRARRRKSDQANRSDSFILHKFEA
                     ILSWAEFLNINRRIDDDDPDNAKKAADDQEEIGLGQISKAPPTKLKLHLDLAPEDVNRE
                     RLSGRILYPEWDVRTGQYLPDHVNVLLSDADIRDDAAEFGKNPATARRIRAVKRQFEAL
                     RPGRVMTRGHLDGDQLDIEAAVRAETDRHASGEGNERIWMQSRPEARDLAVSILLDVSR
                     STESAVTGRAVIDIEREALAALAWGLNACGDDFTIHAFSSLKRQRVFLQRCKRFDEPMG
                     CTVEQRIASLRPGHYTRLGAAIRHCSADLAAQSRKRRLLLVVTDGKPNDLDHYEGRHGI
                     EDTCMAIREARRAGQSVFGVTIDKIGKSWFPRMFGQGGFAVIPDPHRLTMALPQIYRQL
                     VGA"
     gene            complement(43924..45840)
                     /locus_tag="BK1_04179"
     CDS             complement(45850..46659)
                     /gene="nirQ"
                     /locus_tag="BK1_04180"
                     /inference="ab initio prediction:Prodigal:002006"
                     /inference="similar to AA sequence:UniProtKB:Q02441"
                     /codon_start=1
                     /transl_table=11
                     /product="Denitrification regulatory protein NirQ"
                     /db_xref="COG:COG0714"
                     /translation="MDGSIKLSEGAANAPFYLPQGDECDVFCAAYNNDLPVLLKGPTGC
                     GKTRFVAHMAARLGRPLYTVACHDDLAAADLIGRYLLKGGETVWVDGPLTRAVREGAIC
                     YLDEVVEARKDVTVVLHPLTDDRRILPIDRTGEELEAAPGFMLVASYNPGYQNILKTLK
                     PSTRQRFISLEFDFPSPEMEAEVVAKESGLPLERCKPLIRLANKLRGLKGQDLEEGVST
                     RLVVYAATLIAQGMSTDRAILAAMVEPLTDDEDIKRGLLDLVTAVFG"
     gene            complement(45850..46659)
                     /locus_tag="BK1_04180"
                     /gene="nirQ"
     CDS             complement(46665..48032)
                     /gene="norB"
                     /locus_tag="BK1_04181"
                     /EC_number="1.7.2.5"
                     /inference="ab initio prediction:Prodigal:002006"
                     /inference="similar to AA sequence:UniProtKB:P98008"
                     /codon_start=1
                     /transl_table=11
                     /product="Nitric oxide reductase subunit B"
                     /translation="MKYESQKVAYAYFAFAMGLFAIQVIGGLLAGLIYVFPNFLADLLP
                     FNIVRMLHTNALIVWLITGFFGAAYFLIPEEAEREIHSPTLAYAQLAILILGTLGVVLT
                     YTFNLFEGNWLLGKEGREFLEQPKWVKAGIVVAALIFLYNVSMTVLKGKKTAITNILLL
                     GLWGLALLFLFAFYNPGNLSLDKQYWWYVVHLWVEGVWELIMASILAYLMLKLTGVDRE
                     VVEKWLYVIVAAALFSGILGTGHHYYWIGTPAYWQWIGSIFSSLEVIPFFAMMAFAFVM
                     VWKGRRDHPNKAALLWSLGCATLAFFGAGVWGFLHTLHGVNYYTHGTQITAAHGHLAFY
                     GAYVCLNLAIFSYAMPILKNRDPYNQVLNMGSFWLMSSGMVFMTFVLTFGGTVQTHMQR
                     VVGDYFMDVQDQIAIFYWMRLGSGVVVVLGALLFIYSLWVPRKEVIEPGAAETPAE"
     gene            complement(46665..48032)
                     /locus_tag="BK1_04181"
                     /gene="norB"
     CDS             complement(48049..48498)
                     /gene="norC"
                     /locus_tag="BK1_04182"
                     /inference="ab initio prediction:Prodigal:002006"
                     /inference="similar to AA sequence:UniProtKB:Q52527"
                     /codon_start=1
                     /transl_table=11
                     /product="Nitric oxide reductase subunit C"
                     /db_xref="COG:COG2010"
                     /translation="MREVMTKSMARNIFYGGSLFFILIFLALSAHSHLYILRSENTAKL
                     DESVVRGKHVWEKHACINCHTILGEGAYYAPEVGNVMTRWGVLDDPESAFESLKGWMEA
                     QPTGIPGRRQMPNFNLSDEDIRDLANFLIWTDNIDAQDWPPNEAG"
     gene            complement(48049..48498)
                     /locus_tag="BK1_04182"
                     /gene="norC"
     CDS             complement(48588..49769)
                     /locus_tag="BK1_04183"
                     /inference="ab initio prediction:Prodigal:002006"
                     /codon_start=1
                     /transl_table=11
                     /product="hypothetical protein"
                     /translation="MPTIITRVFGEGFRVFFLSAGLYGLFVGLVWGLWLSVPYLAPNYG
                     MTPPMWHAHEMVFGYATAALGGFFLTAVPNWTGAADARVRFITLAAAMWLAGRMAMWFS
                     GMISPVLVAAVDLTFLPILAAKIATQLMRRPKPQNMIFLLLLVFIWVADLLTHLEWMGV
                     TENTLQTGLRAGLLTLCAMIAILGGRITPAFTRNAMKRAAVPEAEWPVSVAALDRAGMV
                     LALTLPLSVLVFGIGRVAAALALLLGGVQVLRMARWRTRWTLHQPILLALHLGLGMLAL
                     GLILWGLAGLGLGNEVAALHVLGIGCVGGMTLAVMSRAALGHSGRDLVAPGPMVVAYGL
                     MAVAALTRWIGTDLNAGYLVAMLLSDGLWVAAFALYLLAMWPALTGARAARSA"
     gene            complement(48588..49769)
                     /locus_tag="BK1_04183"
     CDS             50001..51677
                     /gene="nirS_2"
                     /locus_tag="BK1_04184"
                     /EC_number="1.7.2.1"
                     /inference="ab initio prediction:Prodigal:002006"
                     /inference="similar to AA sequence:UniProtKB:P24040"
                     /codon_start=1
                     /transl_table=11
                     /product="Nitrite reductase"
                     /translation="MSLGISYNKTGRAFGVGLAMLLGSVAAPALAEEPTLSKEAFESSK
                     QLYFERCAGCHGVLRKGATGKSLEPVVEKKNDDGTVTVSGTLKLGQERLEKIIAWGTEG
                     GMNNFSDVMTEDEIRDMATYIQMEPPKPPEMSLEQMMATRKVYVEPEDYPTEPLHGRNW
                     ENFFVVIERDVGKVAVIDGDTKEVLAHIPTGYAVHVLKASEHHKLEEPENPGRFWYTMG
                     RDGKMTKIDLWQNPENMLVAEVTIGYDARDVAVSGDGKYVIGGAYWPPHFAIVDAETME
                     PKKVVSTRGVNVDGDYVEESRVAAIYTTPNEPTWIVAVKELGQLWQVDYTDLDNLRIDK
                     IDSAKFLHDGFFDPTGRYFQIAANASNKMVVVDTQTHKLEALIDTAPLPHPGPGANWDD
                     PNCGPVAGTTHLGEGTVTVWGNDPEGHPDQAWQTCYEVETDGPGLFIRTHPESDYIWAD
                     QTKHPEPEIQQSVQVIDKATGEIVKTIQITEEEGNVAVHFEFNQDGSEVWVSKWNRSTS
                     KEPNGEIVIFDAKTLEEKARVKGLFAPTGKFNVYNRSNHVT"
     gene            50001..51677
                     /locus_tag="BK1_04184"
                     /gene="nirS_2"
     CDS             51803..53575
                     /locus_tag="BK1_04185"
                     /inference="ab initio prediction:Prodigal:002006"
                     /codon_start=1
                     /transl_table=11
                     /product="hypothetical protein"
                     /translation="MTSEPEKKKPIWRRYFLWGMPVAGIAAAFVGGIIFWGGFNTAMEA
                     TNTKEFCVSCHEMRDFVYEEYTGTIHDVNRSGVGAVCSDCHVPKDWTHKIIRKIKASKE
                     LYGKMVGTINTREKFEAKRVHLAMNEWERMKATDSRECRNCHDFESMMPEFQKPRARQQ
                     HLNAMTVGQTCIDCHKGIAHSDARDRADEEYLEELEAPNPAFIREIPAEYLASLERIEA
                     KEAAEAEAEKAARVAQQEAIQAQIAAAVDAALAEQQAGSDETASAGGSDVGTNIDWNAV
                     AGADMKLFYPGQASFEWVQNGRSHGGARPLTKGGDKCTTCHAAELDAIGNKIVAGGELE
                     PTPIPGKRGVIDATVQAAHDDENLYIRLQWPDAGHSPAPFVDGGKMDPDNQIKVAMMIT
                     GTGIEMGDQVGCWASCHADNTYMPFDPGAEEIAANADVSGRLAAQDTVTKYISESRTEI
                     DTKGRRGKPLGGWDKLHAAEQIEQYLADGTYLDLMRVYADGSATNGYLLEQRVVNDGEI
                     AASASLDGGMWTVVFARPLNSGAPGDVPLDAGKTYTVGFAIHDDFAAARFHHVTLDTSL
                     ALDDDSAFINVVKQ"
     gene            51803..53575
                     /locus_tag="BK1_04185"
     CDS             53630..54031
                     /locus_tag="BK1_04186"
                     /inference="ab initio prediction:Prodigal:002006"
                     /codon_start=1
                     /transl_table=11
                     /product="hypothetical protein"
                     /translation="MKSQHLLPVLLLLAAPAWADDTAELCAEAEDRYVELFGQPSSAVE
                     DAEVVLMYKYTFCPVDLTVKPGTTVRWVNVDKRTSHSVLLKDGSEPESDRLFPEESVDL
                     TFLTPGPQDYLCGPHWETQNMIGMITVEP"
     gene            53630..54031
                     /locus_tag="BK1_04186"
     CDS             54044..54982
                     /gene="cysG_2"
                     /locus_tag="BK1_04187"
                     /EC_number="4.99.1.4"
                     /inference="ab initio prediction:Prodigal:002006"
                     /inference="protein motif:HAMAP:MF_01646"
                     /codon_start=1
                     /transl_table=11
                     /product="Siroheme synthase"
                     /translation="MQAEQRSAGANPALLNFSQGKTAENAGTLGQDTPGLPSNVPYTQR
                     DSGSRLHSDQASLHMSGKVFLIGAGPGDPELMTLRALRMLKEADVVVYDRLVSADILNL
                     HADGARLVPVGKAPKCHTVPQDRINEILVDEARAGHTVARLKGGDPMIFGRGSEEAAYL
                     MDRGIPVEYAPGITAAQGASCSTGVPLTHRGIATSVQYVTGHRQADKVLDLDWKRLADP
                     DSTLVVYMGVANIGQIAIGLMTENLPGSTPVLAVGKATTPNERRMVSRLDRLAADVREA
                     DLKAPTLFIIGKVVSLYAEKPLAELLEQAHG"
     gene            54044..54982
                     /locus_tag="BK1_04187"
                     /gene="cysG_2"
     CDS             54975..55349
                     /locus_tag="BK1_04188"
                     /inference="ab initio prediction:Prodigal:002006"
                     /codon_start=1
                     /transl_table=11
                     /product="hypothetical protein"
                     /translation="MASLAHRRPGFREVATTRSAGWTARAALTTAVLVATTAFAADTPD
                     PNALKRLVHQDCGSCHGLSLKGGLGPDLRPQNLEHYDAEILTGVILDGIPDTAMPPWRP
                     LISEEEAEWIARYLLQQETQ"
     gene            54975..55349
                     /locus_tag="BK1_04188"
     CDS             55346..56491
                     /locus_tag="BK1_04189"
                     /inference="ab initio prediction:Prodigal:002006"
                     /codon_start=1
                     /transl_table=11
                     /product="hypothetical protein"
                     /translation="MKHLILTLAATLLMTTAQAEPTATGDLGLVIERAKGSVLLVDQSD
                     RAALARIEGLGDLSHASLVYSPDERFAYVFGRDGGLTKVDIVIRQIVNRVVQAGNAIGG
                     AISDDGKLVAVSNYEPGGVRVFDADTLDMVADIPTDSKTIGLVDAPGRRFVFTMWDTGE
                     TWIADFSKGDPAITKIPNMGKNPYDALITANGRTYITGLFGEDGLTALDLWAETPEPIR
                     VLPNYGRGQEEMPVYKMPHLEGWALSGREFVLPAVGHHEVLWIDADTLTETGRTQTHGQ
                     PVFAMARPDGRQVWVNFAHPLNDTVQVIDSVSKEIIHEFKPGPAVLHMEFTPRGHEVWI
                     SVRDANKVMVYDTQSFEKLREIEADSPSGIFFTARAHKTGL"
     gene            55346..56491
                     /locus_tag="BK1_04189"
     CDS             56495..57484
                     /locus_tag="BK1_04190"
                     /inference="ab initio prediction:Prodigal:002006"
                     /codon_start=1
                     /transl_table=11
                     /product="hypothetical protein"
                     /translation="MKHITDPIDRRLLDEFQRDFPVTERPFQVLADTLGLEESEVLDRL
                     ERMRKTGRITRVGATIAPGAVSASTLAAVAVPESRLEEVAALIDAEPGVNHNYQREDEW
                     NLWFVATGPDRAHVDETLARISRRTGLCVLDLRLVRPFNVDLGFRMSGAERQVPSPRHV
                     DCSVMLDGDRSVLQALSSGLPLVTEPYALLAHALGCNPAQVMNRIRVLHAAGIISRLGV
                     IVRHRALGWSANAMVVWNMPAERVEAAGPALAAHPGVTLCYERNPVEGVWPYRLYSMIH
                     ARSRTEALDILAGASALPELSGTKHKVLFSTRCFKQTGALIQAKEVAA"
     gene            56495..57484
                     /locus_tag="BK1_04190"
     CDS             57484..57930
                     /locus_tag="BK1_04191"
                     /inference="ab initio prediction:Prodigal:002006"
                     /codon_start=1
                     /transl_table=11
                     /product="hypothetical protein"
                     /translation="MLDDTDRAILNRMQDDLPLTSHPYAAISDELGIEESDLLSRLSRM
                     KEDRVITRFGPFFDAAAMGGAFCLCAMAVPPQEFETVLTKVNAHPEVAHNYERTHRLNM
                     WFVLATETPEGIATAAETIERDTGITVLQFPKLQEFFIGFRVAA"
     gene            57484..57930
                     /locus_tag="BK1_04191"
     CDS             57927..58409
                     /locus_tag="BK1_04192"
                     /inference="ab initio prediction:Prodigal:002006"
                     /codon_start=1
                     /transl_table=11
                     /product="hypothetical protein"
                     /translation="MIDVKDREIIEALQGGLPLVPAPYRQVADNLGLDEDDLLFRLADM
                     KSRGVIRRIAAAPNHYKLGMTSNGMTVWDVADTRVAELGPQIGLLPFVTHCYERPRALP
                     DWPYNLFAMVHGSDPIEVEEKRAEIAAILGDACRAQDILYSTRILKKTGLRLKQKG"
     gene            57927..58409
                     /locus_tag="BK1_04192"
     CDS             58415..59629
                     /gene="pqqE_2"
                     /locus_tag="BK1_04193"
                     /EC_number="1.21.98.4"
                     /inference="ab initio prediction:Prodigal:002006"
                     /inference="similar to AA sequence:UniProtKB:P71517"
                     /codon_start=1
                     /transl_table=11
                     /product="PqqA peptide cyclase"
                     /db_xref="COG:COG0535"
                     /translation="MFRLTEYMHQLVAPIPVRPRRPGPVKPVVIWNLTRRCNLKCRHCY
                     TVSADVAFPGELSHEQAMVTLEDLGQFRVPALILSGGEPLDRFDFFDISKRARDLVPML
                     ALSTNGTRIYDETADMIADVGFNYVGISLDGIGATNDWFRGVEGAFADALRGVRECKKR
                     GIKVGLRFCLTEGTQHHLPDLLQLCDDEGVDKFYLSHLVYAGRGDKNRGEDAEHLRTRK
                     GLDLLLERAWEAASGGRPLDIVTGNNDADAGYFLNWVRARFDADKAAHVRDHLAAWGGN
                     SSGLGVANIDNLGRVHPDTYWSDYTVGNVKTKPFSELWTSNDPMLAMLRTRPRPLKGRC
                     GACTLKDVCGGNTRIRALQLTGDPWAEDPACYLSNQEIGVEEAVERLQVTPFRGKRYDP
                     AHQFF"
     gene            58415..59629
                     /locus_tag="BK1_04193"
                     /gene="pqqE_2"
     CDS             59604..60428
                     /gene="nirS_3"
                     /locus_tag="BK1_04194"
                     /EC_number="1.7.2.1"
                     /inference="ab initio prediction:Prodigal:002006"
                     /inference="similar to AA sequence:UniProtKB:P72181"
                     /codon_start=1
                     /transl_table=11
                     /product="Nitrite reductase"
                     /translation="MIRRINSSDTLKISALCALLLAGTSWADAPSDYAEYCASCHGESR
                     LGGVGPALIPETLKRMRGPRVAAVIAEGRTATQMPAFAHELDALQIEELAGWLKSPLET
                     DPEWGETDIMASRTLDDDYVPVDAPIWDSDPMNITLAVETGDHHVSVLDGDTFEVLDRF
                     ETPFAVHGGPKFSPDGRYVFIMSRDGWVQKYDIWALKQVGRVRAGLNSRNIAMSGDGKW
                     VAVANYLPNSLTLLSTENLSVASVIEVKSKRVCPAESRPCIRRRRVKALCWR"
     gene            59604..60428
                     /locus_tag="BK1_04194"
                     /gene="nirS_3"
     CDS             60386..61156
                     /gene="nirS_4"
                     /locus_tag="BK1_04195"
                     /EC_number="1.7.2.1"
                     /inference="ab initio prediction:Prodigal:002006"
                     /inference="similar to AA sequence:UniProtKB:P24474"
                     /codon_start=1
                     /transl_table=11
                     /product="Nitrite reductase"
                     /db_xref="COG:COG2010"
                     /translation="MYQAPPRESFVLALKDVPEIWEVFYGANPPQFGLGHDFRIEGQFK
                     NPDPFPVRKITTPDYLDDFFFDQSYEYVMGASRDGKGGQVIDLVIGHKVADLDLPGMPH
                     LGSGITWQHGDTTVMATPHLTDGTVSVIDMKSWETVKRIKTEGPGFFMRSHENSPYVWA
                     DVFFGPNKDVMHVIDKQSLEIVKTLRPAPGKTVAHVEFTKDGSHALVSIWEDDGAVIVY
                     DAQTLEEVRRLPMRKPSGKYNVWNKITFSEGTSH"
     gene            60386..61156
                     /locus_tag="BK1_04195"
                     /gene="nirS_4"
     CDS             61113..61376
                     /locus_tag="BK1_04196"
                     /inference="ab initio prediction:Prodigal:002006"
                     /codon_start=1
                     /transl_table=11
                     /product="hypothetical protein"
                     /translation="MSGTKSPSRKAPATDGRWPVWKLSILLYPATALTVAINLFLAGLI
                     AHTLGFAVIPPVTALIWSVPLGVPASWLAGRWLRGLMDEADG"
     gene            61113..61376
                     /locus_tag="BK1_04196"
     CDS             61467..61931
                     /locus_tag="BK1_04197"
                     /inference="ab initio prediction:Prodigal:002006"
                     /codon_start=1
                     /transl_table=11
                     /product="hypothetical protein"
                     /translation="MPASNPLHNLPVRASRVACAWAGTLLLLLQMLGPVLASPGQSIWV
                     EICSEAGAVWVQVDLEEETDDPTAPCPKCADCTLCAVTTLAQLPDQPHLVLSQKAGLAL
                     YRCADQNQPHDQARLWPETRGPPHANLKTTERAPRASMASTQSIGGAPWS"
     gene            61467..61931
                     /locus_tag="BK1_04197"
     CDS             61922..64099
                     /locus_tag="BK1_04198"
                     /inference="ab initio prediction:Prodigal:002006"
                     /codon_start=1
                     /transl_table=11
                     /product="hypothetical protein"
                     /translation="MVVSRAFQALLAFTLSCLMAISAHADSLASFLPEIEPADLVPGAD
                     AFGPVREDVMVAPVLKGGETVAWAFLTSDFVGTTGYSGKPIHVVAAINDEAVLTGVQLV
                     KHSEPIVLIGIPNAHMVELTEGYAGLDLKVEAETGGEGHDLDIISGATVTIMVIDDSLV
                     RGGIKVARALGLGGLAPAQADGPKREVDMAQDAIYDWTTLSGDGSIRRLTLDIGQVNAA
                     FEATGDQRAIKRPEPGEPDDTYIDMHLALVSVPSIGKSLLGEAEYQNMVDWLDEGEQAI
                     LVLGRGAYSFKGSGYVRGGIFDRIQLIQGDNSVRFFDKQQRRLGEVAAPDAPSFTELDI
                     FKIPADAEFDPAEPFRLQLLAQRAVGAVEKTFLTFDLGYKLPEYYLLPVAAPAVVDDAS
                     GEAAAKAALWQRIWKDRVVEIVILSAMLLVLTATFFFQFHATMNARVFYWFRIGFLTMT
                     LFFIGWYANAQLSVVNLMALAGSLRTGFSWDAFLLDPLVFIQWFAVAAALLFWGRGAYC
                     GWLCPFGALQELTNKIARTFKVPQWILPWGLNERLWPAKYIIFLVLFGISFVSIPLAET
                     YAEVEPFKTAIILKFMRDWPFVVFALALLGIGLFIERFYCRYLCPLGGALAIPARIRMF
                     DWLRRYKDCGTPCQTCANECPVQAIHPTGEINPNECVTCLHCQVLYQSEDKCPVVIRQL
                     KRRAKTGSVQMKTPLGQPPANHPNAKPQTIS"
     gene            61922..64099
                     /locus_tag="BK1_04198"
     CDS             64114..66021
                     /gene="nosZ_3"
                     /locus_tag="BK1_04199"
                     /EC_number="1.7.2.4"
                     /inference="ab initio prediction:Prodigal:002006"
                     /inference="similar to AA sequence:UniProtKB:P94127"
                     /codon_start=1
                     /transl_table=11
                     /product="Nitrous-oxide reductase"
                     /translation="MSDQENKLNITRRGMLGATATGAVLAGTGLGSTLMTAREASAAAN
                     AHLEPGELDEYYGFWSSGQTGELRILGVPSMRELMRVPVFNRCSATGWGQTNESLKILT
                     EGLLPETKEFLAANGKVTYDNGDLHHPHMSFTDGTYDGRYLFMNDKANTRVARVRCDVM
                     KCDKIIEIPNAHDIHGLRPQKYPRTGYIFANGEHEAPLVNDGQILDDPSQYVNIFTAID
                     GDTMEIAWQVMVSGNLDNTDCDYQGKYAFSTSYNSEMGMNLAEMTENELDHVVVFNLKG
                     IEDAIAAGNYQELNGVKVVDGRKEAGGNLTRYIPIPNSPHGVNAAPDKKHIMINGKLSP
                     TVSVIDVEKVDALFADNADPRSAIVAEPQLGLGPLHTAFDGKGNAYTTLFLDSQVVKWD
                     IAKAIEAYGGADVDPILDKVDVQYQPGHNSTSMGETAEADGKWLISMNKFSKDRFLNVG
                     PLKPENEQLIDISGDKMKVVHDGPTFAEPHDSILVHRSKVNPVNVWDRNDPMWEDARKQ
                     AEADGVDLDYGADEPIRDGNKVRVYMTSVAPVFSMEKFTVKQGDEVTVYVTNLDDVDDV
                     THGFCLSNFGIAMEVAPQATASVTFIADRPGVHWFYCQWFCHALHMEMRGRMFVEPRSA
                     "
     gene            64114..66021
                     /locus_tag="BK1_04199"
                     /gene="nosZ_3"
     CDS             66024..67280
                     /gene="nosD_2"
                     /locus_tag="BK1_04200"
                     /inference="ab initio prediction:Prodigal:002006"
                     /inference="similar to AA sequence:UniProtKB:P19843"
                     /codon_start=1
                     /transl_table=11
                     /product="putative ABC transporter binding protein NosD"
                     /translation="MRWSLLIPLLLGSPLWAADWDVPNRAGAINQILAQAADGDTLRLS
                     PGTYAETLVLDRPITIDGLGQATIDGQGEGSVITVTGPGVTVRGLTVIGSGSDHDGIDS
                     GIQLTKTATAPVVEDNVLLGNLYGIDIHGAKDGIVRRNRIEGRQDRHMNARGNGVYVWN
                     APGAVVADNDIQFGRDGIFVNSSKKNLFTGNLFRDLRFAVHYMYADNSVVSNNVSIGND
                     LGYAVMFTSNVKVTDNVSIDDREHGVMLNYANKSVITGNVVKGAKEKCTFLYNSNKNEF
                     TDNWFEGCGIGIHFTAGSERNRIVGNAFVGNRTQVKYVSTKWVEWSEDGRGNYWSDFAA
                     YDVDGNGVADAPYRPNDSMDHVLWTQPAAKLLLGSPAVQLVRWSQSAFPALLPGGVVDS
                     NPLMQTPEPPAMKKVPHDE"
     gene            66024..67280
                     /locus_tag="BK1_04200"
                     /gene="nosD_2"
     CDS             67270..68163
                     /gene="nosF_2"
                     /locus_tag="BK1_04201"
                     /inference="ab initio prediction:Prodigal:002006"
                     /inference="similar to AA sequence:UniProtKB:P19844"
                     /codon_start=1
                     /transl_table=11
                     /product="putative ABC transporter ATP-binding protein
                     NosF"
                     /db_xref="COG:COG1131"
                     /translation="MTNKALTIDQVCKDRGKTPVLDDITLSLAPGQRVALLGHNGAGKS
                     TLIKSVLGLTPIHGGAIRIGDVAPGTAQARRETAYLPEAVSFHPALTGREQLNLFAQLS
                     GAKADVPGLLERVGLSDALDRRIGAYSKGMRQRLGLAQVLLGQPKVALLDEPTSGLDPI
                     SRQDLYAIIDELAAQGTAVLIASHALTEVEARTDRIAIMRKGGMVADDTLTNLSALAGL
                     PIRLKVRASANPEALAAELGGNRINGASVELLCSPEDKMEALRRIAGLGDAVADVEMTP
                     PKLEDLYRHYAQERSQ"
     gene            67270..68163
                     /locus_tag="BK1_04201"
                     /gene="nosF_2"
     CDS             68160..68981
                     /gene="nosY_2"
                     /locus_tag="BK1_04202"
                     /inference="ab initio prediction:Prodigal:002006"
                     /inference="similar to AA sequence:UniProtKB:P19845"
                     /codon_start=1
                     /transl_table=11
                     /product="putative ABC transporter permease protein NosY"
                     /db_xref="COG:COG1277"
                     /translation="MTRFLAITRTEMLILRRNRWLLVATLIMVLFALALTFAGSAPTGT
                     LGVDMLTVSVASMTTLSVYLAPLLALMISFDAIAGDVDRGSLSLLLSYPAGRGEILLGK
                     FTAHLAALAFAMTVGFGTAGAVATFFGGAGAESLIALTRLILTSILLGAVFLALGYLLS
                     ALAKGATAAAGLSAGLWLVFVVLYDLGLLGAVVMDKGGSFTQSVFPWVMVANPADAFRL
                     WNIAATEGVAMASGMTGAAQALPFWAAPASLLIWPVLAFALARLAFRRVEP"
     gene            68160..68981
                     /locus_tag="BK1_04202"
                     /gene="nosY_2"
     CDS             68978..69493
                     /gene="nosL_2"
                     /locus_tag="BK1_04203"
                     /inference="ab initio prediction:Prodigal:002006"
                     /inference="similar to AA sequence:UniProtKB:O68481"
                     /codon_start=1
                     /transl_table=11
                     /product="Copper-binding lipoprotein NosL"
                     /translation="MKRLYLIALIALTACKEEVAEAPDPVDLTPDALSFFCQMNIAEHG
                     GPKGQIHLEGYPTPLFFAQVRDMVAYLKSPERDAAITAVYVSDMSVAPSWRQPGISNWI
                     AAADSTFVVGANVAGGMGAREVVPFGDASAAQAFIDTYGGAALTLSDIPDAEVLGPVDL
                     NLALETPS"
     gene            68978..69493
                     /locus_tag="BK1_04203"
                     /gene="nosL_2"
     CDS             69490..70389
                     /locus_tag="BK1_04204"
                     /inference="ab initio prediction:Prodigal:002006"
                     /codon_start=1
                     /transl_table=11
                     /product="hypothetical protein"
                     /translation="MTALTRRRFLAISAACACTPVAAAASARWHGSALGAKASLRVEGL
                     TNTEAAPIFDAVTAELTRLENIFSLYRPHSELSRLNTDGHLIAPSPELLKVLSLCSALH
                     DASDGAFDPTIQPLWMAFAKGAELSELNRAQRGIGWHKVLVNTDAIRLPDPGFSGLTLN
                     GIAQGEITDRIASLLNGFGLRNILVDMGEISARGTRSDGSDWQVGLADPKHIVRGRLSL
                     RDRAVATSAPAMMKLAAGHHHILDPKNRMAPQSTVSVSAANAALADGLSTALCVTPDRK
                     VRSVLSHFPDAKLEMLVP"
     gene            69490..70389
                     /locus_tag="BK1_04204"
     CDS             complement(70743..72242)
                     /locus_tag="BK1_04205"
                     /inference="ab initio prediction:Prodigal:002006"
                     /codon_start=1
                     /transl_table=11
                     /product="hypothetical protein"
                     /translation="MGFHIYAVAIAPVAVWSPGLDKKDISVLAVGMIEDLQRPRVPCLC
                     NLAGMRGKGMERMNFVKAFPIVLLFLPTVAFSAEYEAQPILSAQESVQDVPLATEIYRI
                     DEQVPTDGYMATYRIETQFGQFSASGPGMLQARLAEIRALAALDHIQNDQQFIDAAEDT
                     AGETFENLRQFAKQPKETLKGVPEGVGRFLKRTGRSAKTGLQKLGDVREGNLPGVDPET
                     TSNLPGGSADSQAGPQGSFTENFARASGDVAVNILGFDKQRRRLAKELGVDPYTTNQLL
                     ATRLDEVTWAAFAGGLGVNVLTSLVPGGLVLSSSSRLSDWVWDTAPGDLRVQVEETLLS
                     VGVPRDQVDRFLRHSYYTLSMQAVVADSLKSLEGVQGRADILPLILSVGSEGQARFLVQ
                     TLDMFRTYHVTKESLSQLRVQGTIIGVGGSSNSVVMAPVDYLSWTETLDAFSANLTEAT
                     EGPIVLFVSDEMSGLATDSLKTRGWTVAETGQITPDAFPLR"
     gene            complement(70743..72242)
                     /locus_tag="BK1_04205"
     CDS             complement(72249..73778)
                     /gene="clsC_2"
                     /locus_tag="BK1_04206"
                     /EC_number="2.7.8.-"
                     /inference="ab initio prediction:Prodigal:002006"
                     /inference="similar to AA sequence:UniProtKB:P75919"
                     /codon_start=1
                     /transl_table=11
                     /product="Cardiolipin synthase C"
                     /db_xref="COG:COG1502"
                     /translation="MPRKLLWPLLGLIALAACSAGPRDFVQVPSRAVESPSNSRLTTAV
                     RKLGDPRDGRSGVKLISNGEEALAARLVLASQADVTIDAQYYLLHNDLTGQLFALSLLN
                     AADRGVRVRLLLDDMDTSGYDAMTAALDSHENIEIRLFNPFWRDQSLLVAGLTDFKRIN
                     RRMHNKSITVDNTISIVGGRNVGDEYFLAKEEFNYADLDIFVAGPVVNEVSDNFDEYWN
                     SEFAVPARAVIGEPETLGLADARVRLNALVDEALKTPYAAAVKKTAQETFTLKTLRLDW
                     VPAKLYSDPPSKAAGVDNDQPILASKLVPYFQKAESSVDVISAYFVPRKRGVKWLSELE
                     DRGVKVRVVTNSLASNDVAPVYAHYARERRALLDGGVELFELRPDSDRVNQRGVNWGQS
                     RAGLHTKAFTIDERYLFVGSFNWDPRSVNINTEMGVLVDSPDLTRRAVAALDEALKQNT
                     YSVQYDEEKRVTWRSYREDGAILLNRHEPTGSFFDHIKAGFLAILPIGSQL"
     gene            complement(72249..73778)
                     /locus_tag="BK1_04206"
                     /gene="clsC_2"
     CDS             complement(74079..74936)
                     /locus_tag="BK1_04207"
                     /inference="ab initio prediction:Prodigal:002006"
                     /codon_start=1
                     /transl_table=11
                     /product="hypothetical protein"
                     /translation="MTNTLIKATAITAFLTGPAWAEPAAYASPQEALEAMVAALKSPEA
                     GAALAVFGPEAADYLSDGNPVEDKINKLALLSLYKEGYRLVPQDDGSVLIALGEEGWLF
                     PVPIAKTDTSWSFDNDAGREEVRLREIGRNELDVIELMEAYVEIQADFRSQDQDGDGVR
                     EFASQIISTSADQRDGLFWASEDTLLGELFARASAFGFSDGETDFAPEPFSGYYFRILT
                     EQTDAAPGGAMDYIVNGHMVAGHALWPFQQNSERPACTVSWFRKTVSCSRLFWARTRWK
                     RRQA"
     gene            complement(74079..74936)
                     /locus_tag="BK1_04207"
     CDS             complement(74941..76212)
                     /locus_tag="BK1_04208"
                     /inference="ab initio prediction:Prodigal:002006"
                     /codon_start=1
                     /transl_table=11
                     /product="hypothetical protein"
                     /translation="MADIVRWIVSAFLVFTPTLVGAQSEQEGVAEPISDTDLLTQAELE
                     NLVAPIALFPDTLLIQILVAATSPMEVVKSDRLLASMDSEEPEVIQAAVEAEEWDESVE
                     VLAVAFPEVIEDMATHIEWTETMGDAMLAQSDEVMVAVQTMRTQAINNGALVSGEEQLV
                     EVTEDETVIIQPADPEVVYVPQYDPQVVYTDSNSNLVGDAIVTGAIAFGTFALIDAIFD
                     DDDDWNDYWGCRNCGGWGGGPIYRNPNIDLDIDGNVNIGNDVNIGNGNINRPDDGWKPD
                     DRKKDQARDKIASKKDPGGKTKLPIDKGDSSADALRSKLSQKSGAPDISRPGSQAKTEA
                     VRKTMKDGGTPKVNRATPNKAVKKPTQKPAVKKPSGTKSHVTKASKPKAVSKPKATHKK
                     SSGQKARSASQRGKASHQKAQRRR"
     gene            complement(74941..76212)
                     /locus_tag="BK1_04208"
     CDS             complement(76715..77155)
                     /locus_tag="BK1_04209"
                     /inference="ab initio prediction:Prodigal:002006"
                     /codon_start=1
                     /transl_table=11
                     /product="hypothetical protein"
                     /translation="MAPRTNQKNRTREALLEAARDIMAEGTEVTLAKVADRAKTSRATV
                     YRYFSDPGVLALDATLDFEVLPTSRLLEDLADVRSRVQKVAQYYLDFSRDHEAYFRQFL
                     AESLKAALEDARRNIRGARRVAAFGEALEPVRGRMDPQTSRI"
     gene            complement(76715..77155)
                     /locus_tag="BK1_04209"
     CDS             77199..77717
                     /locus_tag="BK1_04210"
                     /inference="ab initio prediction:Prodigal:002006"
                     /codon_start=1
                     /transl_table=11
                     /product="hypothetical protein"
                     /translation="MYHKLTLILVKGIFNVEQTRPRIYHLFGNLLTFHAFPAETGDKYA
                     IVEIKTAPGAGAPPNHHAGEEESFFVLEGEFEFMVDGQTLGVRAGDFVKVPDGAVHAFT
                     CKGPQAGRLLCINAPGAMHDTFFSEAGEAMPDGTTEIPEPDGPPDIPAIVALADRIGMT
                     ILAPDHAPT"
     gene            77199..77717
                     /locus_tag="BK1_04210"
     CDS             77756..78589
                     /gene="adhB_3"
                     /locus_tag="BK1_04211"
                     /EC_number="1.1.5.5"
                     /inference="ab initio prediction:Prodigal:002006"
                     /inference="similar to AA sequence:UniProtKB:Q47945"
                     /codon_start=1
                     /transl_table=11
                     /product="Alcohol dehydrogenase (quinone), cytochrome c
                     subunit"
                     /translation="MKCIGLFLTPILLPLVAMAEPSIERGEYLVRGPAACGNCHTPQGP
                     NGPDMSNEFGGMLVEKNEMMEAWAVNITPGSRIADWSDADLVRAIREGIRPDGSVIGPP
                     MPIGLYRSLSDDDVMSMVMFLRTVPASKNETPFSTYNFPLPPSYGPPVGPVTAPPAGPS
                     VEYGEYLAGPVAHCIECHTTFGPQGPMFDTHLGAGGFAFHGPWGVSIAPNITSHEDGLA
                     QYSDDELKMMIASGVRPDGSRMRPPMGYAHYAQMSSDDLQAIVLYLRAIPALPDP"
     gene            77756..78589
                     /locus_tag="BK1_04211"
                     /gene="adhB_3"
     CDS             78726..79115
                     /locus_tag="BK1_04212"
                     /inference="ab initio prediction:Prodigal:002006"
                     /codon_start=1
                     /transl_table=11
                     /product="hypothetical protein"
                     /translation="MPWPPTLERCQGRIVKTMGDGILVEFASPVAALRAGLQIQDSMHA
                     REVGEPKDHRLRFSVGINLGDVVVDGDDVLGDAVNIAARLESLSPVGGICISRQVRDQV
                     NGRMDAEFTSLGLQTVENIPNPLEV"
     gene            78726..79115
                     /locus_tag="BK1_04212"
     CDS             79544..80035
                     /locus_tag="BK1_04213"
                     /inference="ab initio prediction:Prodigal:002006"
                     /codon_start=1
                     /transl_table=11
                     /product="hypothetical protein"
                     /translation="MTESQPIFEAAIKADPGYALPQALLARQKFLLLRLGVAKDPVATI
                     AHEEKARRLYPYDPLVWAFLTTQAAGLVCRGDESDLEAAEERSREAILANTKVWHPAAI
                     AALSATRRGDHDTAQKLVQRAKETLPVFSTSMIRQSLGKGAQTEPRSSIAAMVEDMRLP
                     "
     gene            79544..80035
                     /locus_tag="BK1_04213"
     CDS             complement(80120..81205)
                     /locus_tag="BK1_04214"
                     /inference="ab initio prediction:Prodigal:002006"
                     /codon_start=1
                     /transl_table=11
                     /product="hypothetical protein"
                     /translation="MPVQTGYLLIADITGYTGYLTRSELEHANPIIRSLLEAIVIELKD
                     PMKLRGLEGDAVLAYSSGPFPSGETFLNICESLYRAFAERRRNIVQNTTCPCNACRNVA
                     DLDLKILAHHGKFEELSIGPMKDISGADVILVHRMAKTDVKEETGIRSYALFSEDAFQA
                     MGITSDLMQYSAQFEHFGDVPMRVYDLAAAWQKYREIAGPVRVTDEEAVFTTRHILKAP
                     PVVAWEMLTDPALKMRWMMLRDAYREGDVSRTSAGVRLHCIHEAAHFQMLIVDWNPFEY
                     VTDILHNSSIEGLTNLETYELAPVEEGSEIVYRMGRLTDADGKHHPSEESAVIDLFEKF
                     YPVAFGILDEMALEFHRDKQE"
     gene            complement(80120..81205)
                     /locus_tag="BK1_04214"
     CDS             complement(81397..81927)
                     /locus_tag="BK1_04215"
                     /inference="ab initio prediction:Prodigal:002006"
                     /codon_start=1
                     /transl_table=11
                     /product="hypothetical protein"
                     /translation="MNLSRKPEADRPLRQRSTHSVDERLNSEIVRMLELDGRMAFSEIA
                     QKLDVSEGTVRNRVNAMKEAGLLRIVAIADPTATEYKADAMICLKVAPGTTPQAVATRL
                     GAVSSVVYILWVTGRFDLMVELVCDEPDDLATFLEDHIHGVEDIVDSEVMLGLRNFKNQ
                     FLLKRNWEQRTNN"
     gene            complement(81397..81927)
                     /locus_tag="BK1_04215"
     CDS             complement(82042..82521)
                     /locus_tag="BK1_04216"
                     /inference="ab initio prediction:Prodigal:002006"
                     /codon_start=1
                     /transl_table=11
                     /product="hypothetical protein"
                     /translation="MERGDYDSPPIAGLKAFGRVYAGWAFSQTFYRERLYKQLGFDTIE
                     DLLLDWEIDHVDGWDANNLLAKLATWQAGDIAAGSLYSGDFKAALGAIKARAILMPCTQ
                     DLYFPPEDNEIEARHMPNARFCPYDSPWGHCAANPGNDAGFTAALDDNIRALLQQ"
     gene            complement(82042..82521)
                     /locus_tag="BK1_04216"
     CDS             complement(82479..83057)
                     /gene="metXA_2"
                     /locus_tag="BK1_04217"
                     /EC_number="2.3.1.31"
                     /inference="ab initio prediction:Prodigal:002006"
                     /inference="similar to AA sequence:UniProtKB:A9WKM8"
                     /codon_start=1
                     /transl_table=11
                     /product="Homoserine O-acetyltransferase"
                     /db_xref="COG:COG2021"
                     /translation="MTQDYQILELGDFPLLSGAVLRDAKLAYQTYGTLAPERDNVIVLP
                     TFYTGTNSRNEGFFGPGRAIDPARHFIVSPNLFGNGRSSSPTNTLAPQDGPRFPLVQMW
                     DNIAAQHRLIHDHLGIDRIALVAGWSMAGCQSYQWAAQYPDMVQAILPFCASARTSPHN
                     FVFLEGVKAALCADQAWNGATMTARRSPD"
     gene            complement(82479..83057)
                     /locus_tag="BK1_04217"
                     /gene="metXA_2"
     CDS             complement(83111..84550)
                     /locus_tag="BK1_04218"
                     /EC_number="6.3.4.12"
                     /inference="ab initio prediction:Prodigal:002006"
                     /inference="similar to AA sequence:UniProtKB:A9ZPH9"
                     /codon_start=1
                     /transl_table=11
                     /product="Glutamate--methylamine ligase"
                     /translation="MPKDNPTAKIYYDSFHDAVERNRPKIPEVKKRLEDAGVKYVMGAW
                     IDLHGIPKTKPVPMSDFEALCLGKGPQFAVHSISYVPELSPADSDQVVVPDLDAVYVCP
                     WDTSMAIIFSDLYWEDAPYNVCPRQALKRAIHEAAQEGYIGYAGVEPEFIVMKYDENGQ
                     PVKAFDDDPAQGLRPRRQAFGYDVEYSVDSMPFLKDMIDIIEGLGWNLHDVVAEGAYSQ
                     FELDFHYTNMLEMSDRLAFLRIVLKEVAKKHGCFVTFMPKPTVGDWRSGAHINMSMQHE
                     SRPGENIFETSEGDWSDESRWAVGGLMQHAEAITAITCPTVNSYNGLVPRVGGFEGGTV
                     TWAPTNITFGFNNRSAQFRLPQSRHCIENRACDMTMNVYLAMAMHLSCAVKGIKNKIDP
                     GKPTDFDLYSKTESELAELGIRRLPRTLWNAIQALRGDDMAAHVMGPVMRNSYLEYKND
                     EWERYHQSVTDWEVQEYLRLY"
     gene            complement(83111..84550)
                     /locus_tag="BK1_04218"
     CDS             complement(84589..84993)
                     /locus_tag="BK1_04219"
                     /inference="ab initio prediction:Prodigal:002006"
                     /codon_start=1
                     /transl_table=11
                     /product="hypothetical protein"
                     /translation="MGNAPKLMKWDLVEDRYNAIGESDSDTYIKPMVTSEFSKTMCGGI
                     NVLKNIKVPWDLTCDEIIYVLEGTFRLVCDGETYICNRGDVLYIPKDNHISYEADARCV
                     IFYAAYPHNWKQLAGITQVPGIDPDDFVPG"
     gene            complement(84589..84993)
                     /locus_tag="BK1_04219"
     CDS             complement(84997..85434)
                     /gene="gloA_3"
                     /locus_tag="BK1_04220"
                     /EC_number="4.4.1.5"
                     /inference="ab initio prediction:Prodigal:002006"
                     /inference="similar to AA sequence:UniProtKB:P0AC81"
                     /codon_start=1
                     /transl_table=11
                     /product="Lactoylglutathione lyase"
                     /db_xref="COG:COG0346"
                     /translation="MSENISSGFRLAHTMMRVMDMEKSLEFYCGILGMQVLRRTDYPEG
                     KFTNTFIGYGPEAEFPTLELTANWDQEDPYEKGNGWGHICIETPDVYKACEELAAAGVN
                     ITRPAGPMKNGTRVIAFCEDPDGYKVELNESILKHLAKEGA"
     gene            complement(84997..85434)
                     /locus_tag="BK1_04220"
                     /gene="gloA_3"
     CDS             complement(85450..86559)
                     /gene="yeaW_4"
                     /locus_tag="BK1_04221"
                     /EC_number="1.14.13.239"
                     /inference="ab initio prediction:Prodigal:002006"
                     /inference="similar to AA sequence:UniProtKB:P0ABR7"
                     /codon_start=1
                     /transl_table=11
                     /product="Carnitine monooxygenase oxygenase subunit"
                     /db_xref="COG:COG4638"
                     /translation="MNTISSLLESFYEETTPKRGLPAAAYKDAEFWEAECASVFTRNWV
                     CVGFAHELQAAGDAVPVTLAGHPLLLVRNMAGEIRAFHNICRHRCLTLVDAPKNVGKLI
                     RCPYHAWAYDLDGKLRAAPHFGGVNEHQAEGFDASQNSLVPVRSHVWNDWVFVNLDGNA
                     PDFDAYSASMQARLEGIDWDKVDCIGTLDFGEIACNWKFIMENFIEPYHVQFVHASTTD
                     QPLADHYTIVDGNCLGSAVDLDEEIGTSGSLGVSSRYLTLYPNFILGRYFPDQMGVYLN
                     IPTGPGTMVQKRALYTTEGQTLTPDVIEGLKKLWWDVHKEDHEMTERLQLGRSSTVSEA
                     GGVLSPAWEDSVRAFQELVAQDVTTLEKH"
     gene            complement(85450..86559)
                     /locus_tag="BK1_04221"
                     /gene="yeaW_4"
     CDS             complement(86924..87418)
                     /gene="glnT_3"
                     /locus_tag="BK1_04222"
                     /EC_number="6.3.1.2"
                     /inference="ab initio prediction:Prodigal:002006"
                     /inference="similar to AA sequence:UniProtKB:P31592"
                     /codon_start=1
                     /transl_table=11
                     /product="Glutamine synthetase"
                     /translation="MKHASALAAITNPTVNSYKRINAPRTMSGATWAPNTVTWTGNNRT
                     HMVRVPGPGRFELRLADGAANPYLLQAVIIAAGLSGLRSKADPGPRHDIDMYAEGHTVT
                     DAPKLPLNMLDALRDYDKDTELKAMMGDEFSSAFLKMKHQEWNSFVSHFSRWEKDNTLD
                     I"
     gene            complement(86924..87418)
                     /locus_tag="BK1_04222"
                     /gene="glnT_3"
     CDS             complement(87451..88251)
                     /gene="glnT_4"
                     /locus_tag="BK1_04223"
                     /EC_number="6.3.1.2"
                     /inference="ab initio prediction:Prodigal:002006"
                     /inference="similar to AA sequence:UniProtKB:P31592"
                     /codon_start=1
                     /transl_table=11
                     /product="Glutamine synthetase"
                     /translation="MTTDLAAFAKEKGVKYFMISFTDLFGGQRAKLVPAQAIAEMQIEG
                     AGFAGFATYLDMTPAHPDMLAVPDPSSVIQLPWKPEVAWVAADCVMEGEDVAQAPRNVL
                     RSLIDEAAAEGLHVKTGVEAEFFLLTPDGEQISDPFDTAEKPCYDQQAVMRRYDVVREI
                     CDYMLDLGWGPYQNDHEDANGQFEMNWEFDDVLRTADKHSFFKFMTKSVAEKHGFRATF
                     MPKPVEGLTGNGCHAHISVWDAPGLRPRPMFSRVRVTAPPEKWG"
     gene            complement(87451..88251)
                     /locus_tag="BK1_04223"
                     /gene="glnT_4"
     CDS             complement(88323..89651)
                     /gene="fni_2"
                     /locus_tag="BK1_04224"
                     /EC_number="5.3.3.2"
                     /inference="ab initio prediction:Prodigal:002006"
                     /inference="protein motif:HAMAP:MF_00354"
                     /codon_start=1
                     /transl_table=11
                     /product="Isopentenyl-diphosphate delta-isomerase"
                     /translation="MDDHTPRTMPIQSATFSNPVNAEIRRAAATGIYDIRGGGAKRKVP
                     HFDDLLFLGASVSRYPLEGYRERCDTSVTLGTRFAKNPIQLDIPITIAGMSFGALSGPA
                     KEALGRGASAAGTSTTTGDGGMTPEERGHSSKLVYQYLPSRYGMNPDDLRKADAIEIVV
                     GQGAKPGGGGMLLGQKISDRVAEMRTLPKGIDQRSACRHPDWTGPDDLEIKILELREIT
                     GWQVPIYVKVGATRPYYDTALAVKAGADVVVMDGMQGGTAATQDVFIEHVGIPTLACIR
                     PAVQALQDLGVHREVQLVISGGIRNGADVAKAMALGADAVAIGTAALIALGDNDPKWEA
                     EYQKLGTTTGAYDDWHEGRDPAGITTQDPELAARLDPVEAGRRLRNYLKVMTLEAQTIA
                     RACGHNDLHNLEPEDLCALTMEAAAMARVPLAGTEWYPGKPGF"
     gene            complement(88323..89651)
                     /locus_tag="BK1_04224"
                     /gene="fni_2"
     CDS             complement(89663..90346)
                     /locus_tag="BK1_04225"
                     /inference="ab initio prediction:Prodigal:002006"
                     /codon_start=1
                     /transl_table=11
                     /product="hypothetical protein"
                     /translation="MQSYDVAEQGLRGLNAALQAQSTETNQTQWEVQNPKGSHAIAVGL
                     DAPIEVTVKGSTGYYCAGMNKQATIRVEGSVGPGVAENMMSGTVIVEGDASQYAGATGH
                     GGLLVIKGNASSRCGISMKGIDIVVHGNIGHMSAFMAQAGTLVVCGDAGDALGDSLYEA
                     RLFVRGSVKSLGADCIEKEMRPEHLTLLADLLERAGADAKPEEFKRYGSARQLYNFDVD
                     NAAEY"
     gene            complement(89663..90346)
                     /locus_tag="BK1_04225"
     CDS             complement(90348..91244)
                     /gene="purF_3"
                     /locus_tag="BK1_04226"
                     /EC_number="2.4.2.14"
                     /inference="ab initio prediction:Prodigal:002006"
                     /inference="protein motif:HAMAP:MF_01931"
                     /codon_start=1
                     /transl_table=11
                     /product="Amidophosphoribosyltransferase"
                     /translation="MCGIVGLFLKDQTLEPRLGSMLTDMLITMTDRGPDSAGIAIYGSQ
                     SAGQAKMTVQSDDPDADFATLASDLSAAVGTEVNLRANDTHAVLSMQADKVDTARQAIR
                     EMRPAMRVMSDGDAIEIYKEVGLPKDVAARFSLSSMHGSHGIGHTRMATESAVTTEGAH
                     PFSTGGDQCLVHNGSLSNHNALRRKLMREGVRIESMNDTEVGAAYLTWKMQNGATLGEA
                     LESSLEDLDGFFTFVVGTKDGFGVVRDPIACKPAVMAETDQYVAFGSEYRALVNLPGIE
                     DARVWEPEPATVYFWSH"
     gene            complement(90348..91244)
                     /locus_tag="BK1_04226"
                     /gene="purF_3"
     CDS             91457..92083
                     /locus_tag="BK1_04227"
                     /inference="ab initio prediction:Prodigal:002006"
                     /codon_start=1
                     /transl_table=11
                     /product="hypothetical protein"
                     /translation="MAKLTQDPHSVSSSDREKVLEVAIGREVHAFRKQQNITVADLAQM
                     TGLSIGMVSKIENGNTSPSLTTLQALADALSVPLTSFFRRFEERRLAVHTKAGQGVEQE
                     REGTRANHQYNLLGTIGANTSGVIVEPYLITLTAESDTFPTFQHSGIETIYMLEGEVDY
                     RHGDQVYPLKPGDTLFFEADAPHGPERLVTLPLRYLSIISYPQTN"
     gene            91457..92083
                     /locus_tag="BK1_04227"
     CDS             92658..93668
                     /locus_tag="BK1_04228"
                     /inference="ab initio prediction:Prodigal:002006"
                     /codon_start=1
                     /transl_table=11
                     /product="hypothetical protein"
                     /translation="MKRIIQTAALSAAAFISAIAAGNAEEWRFNNFLPETRPETAELER
                     FVEEVNAALEGENKLKLYSGGSLGLPNTDTLRFLPKGAVEMSLIWANYLGRDAPALSSV
                     VVQGTIGSIEEFEKAIPTVREIYQEEFTDWGVTSVGYVPIPMLSVSVFCRDEPVRTIDA
                     LKSKKLRVWARDQVETFTRLGVAAQIIPQEEMYVALKTGVVDCALYPALYAHTVSLQEV
                     AKYASFLYPMASGPYVIGVATDKWDATDDATKAAIATAADALWERTNQYEDDFERELAA
                     REQLVADGVTWGEDFSQEDRDLFVSNVTEIWAELAEEAGGNAPAYRERVLTALGR"
     gene            92658..93668
                     /locus_tag="BK1_04228"
     CDS             93676..94194
                     /locus_tag="BK1_04229"
                     /inference="ab initio prediction:Prodigal:002006"
                     /codon_start=1
                     /transl_table=11
                     /product="hypothetical protein"
                     /translation="MALSPGNIIARGLDRLALACAVSAALGMIAIVGIIVTSVLMRKFA
                     NTPLHITEEVVGLLLSVSLFLGLPMVTLRAKHVRVALLADFLKGRLHVAIQIAALLVGI
                     VFFLWLIVETIPWFEFAFKRNLKTETTRILLYPWMALMPLSLGLTLSIFVARLVGILDR
                     VNDAEADIK"
     gene            93676..94194
                     /locus_tag="BK1_04229"
     CDS             94217..95509
                     /gene="dctM_10"
                     /locus_tag="BK1_04230"
                     /inference="ab initio prediction:Prodigal:002006"
                     /inference="similar to AA sequence:UniProtKB:Q9HU16"
                     /codon_start=1
                     /transl_table=11
                     /product="C4-dicarboxylate TRAP transporter large permease
                     protein DctM"
                     /db_xref="COG:COG1593"
                     /translation="MSFWLTLTGALVATAGTGVALGAALGLTGLIILHFFSNGATSLAV
                     DAIWSVFNSFTLSAVPMFILLGEVLLRSGISERAYSAFSPLFRRIPGGLLHTNIAVCTL
                     FGAVSGSSLSTAAAVGSVAYPEMSKRGYDKDTIVGSLAGGGTLGLLIPPSLSFLIYGAL
                     TETSIGRLFAAGIIPGFLVGLMFMAYLLVRCTRNPALAPRDEAPLPLRQTLAGFKQIWP
                     LLALIIAVIGSIVGGLATPTEAAGVGVVLAVIISSIWGDLTWKKLVEAVYQSVLLFASV
                     GFLVLGATILAKSTSILGVPQQILEVVAESGMGTYRVLLIVVLIYLVLGCFFDGLSLMI
                     MTLPVVFPLLTGLGFDPIWIGVIITIVIEIGQVTPPVGLNLSVLTALTNNEVGLGRVAI
                     ATVPYWLIHLLTIFILTVFPALTLFLPNLLF"
     gene            94217..95509
                     /locus_tag="BK1_04230"
                     /gene="dctM_10"
     CDS             complement(96284..96388)
                     /locus_tag="BK1_04231"
                     /inference="ab initio prediction:Prodigal:002006"
                     /codon_start=1
                     /transl_table=11
                     /product="hypothetical protein"
                     /translation="MKARTSDQFPQSYAQAAVGLIEGWKTSKLSNILS"
     gene            complement(96284..96388)
                     /locus_tag="BK1_04231"
     CDS             complement(96385..96711)
                     /locus_tag="BK1_04232"
                     /inference="ab initio prediction:Prodigal:002006"
                     /codon_start=1
                     /transl_table=11
                     /product="hypothetical protein"
                     /translation="MDNAEARHFPDPETYALDDLAGWFRGIASTERMPKIEDAGCLAFN
                     SISSFDRSDPEVNARIERYLTALEGRFAAILCQAKDDGAIRSEVDPDEAARVLIGLCWA
                     FIRL"
     gene            complement(96385..96711)
                     /locus_tag="BK1_04232"
     CDS             complement(96729..96896)
                     /locus_tag="BK1_04233"
                     /inference="ab initio prediction:Prodigal:002006"
                     /codon_start=1
                     /transl_table=11
                     /product="hypothetical protein"
                     /translation="MARKRKTDHDSAVAGALDLFWRRGYHGASTRELEQQTGLTRFTLQ
                     TTYGEKKSFF"
     gene            complement(96729..96896)
                     /locus_tag="BK1_04233"
     CDS             97015..97392
                     /locus_tag="BK1_04234"
                     /inference="ab initio prediction:Prodigal:002006"
                     /codon_start=1
                     /transl_table=11
                     /product="hypothetical protein"
                     /translation="MTAIDPTPGALKPVTLRMIFILNALKILLAFGFFAGFKFYGLQVG
                     ELAGPQAANLMLYTMLGYIVTFACIVASILKRSMTGIRAAIAVDFLVSIPATAVVGFVI
                     AIISMGLTFTTTVRAYFAYRV"
     gene            97015..97392
                     /locus_tag="BK1_04234"
     CDS             97421..97819
                     /locus_tag="BK1_04235"
                     /inference="ab initio prediction:Prodigal:002006"
                     /codon_start=1
                     /transl_table=11
                     /product="hypothetical protein"
                     /translation="MIDGQCICGAVRYRVQDNMTAFKLCYCNFCKKASGSAHVANAFTT
                     PDRIEWLEGQEQLTSFNVPNSQVRRVFCRSCGTSLPFKTQNGKFLVVPVGSLSRPPSQP
                     VSAIVGWASRPAWYNEALGLEGVVLPLN"
     gene            97421..97819
                     /locus_tag="BK1_04235"
ORIGIN
        1 caagggagag atggcatgtt gcatggaata actcgcgcgt gttcattggg acttgttcta
       61 agcgcagtag cgacctgtgc tctggccgag atgcaagacc aagaagtctt ctggactgca
      121 ccagcggcaa ccggagttga agctcagcgc gcgcaggaag acctttatct gaatctgttc
      181 aacacgggcc ggcttcgctt caagttggtc ccgatggggg accataagcg tcttgaagac
      241 gtgatgcggg atcagggcgc ttgggtcgga ccgatgactg agccggtagc cgcgatgctt
      301 tgcgcggtca acggatcagg ttgcaatctg accacagcgc cagttgccca ggcacagata
      361 accgaccacg gtgcgcatgt agccggaata gtaggcgtcg gtcagaactg gacagtcggg
      421 aagaacgatc ttgtctggat tcccgatgtt gaaatcgtgc aggtttcgac ccctgccccg
      481 gccgaaaatg acgctcgagt cgagatcagg ggattaaacg tccaaaaccg gtgcctgagt
      541 gcagattatt gcgtcaatga ctaccagccc gatatacctg gttggaatgt caaaggtcgc
      601 ctgcgcgaag ttgtggtggc cacccgcgac gccgaaggtc aggggcgcgc tctgaaactg
      661 ataccagagt tgaacgcacg tattgagctg agcgaagacc cgttacccga ctaccagtca
      721 atcaagtctc agaacagcct gccctacgat ttccgcgacc cctcttttct gaaactggat
      781 gctggaattg gggcgggcat tgtcggtacc ttctcaatcg aatcccaaag cacaacgtcg
      841 gattcaaacg tccacgccct gagcggctac cagcgtgagc cgctatctga gcacagccaa
      901 aaactgtttg atcatttctg caacacgcag ctgcacggta gctgcccgga tttgtccgac
      961 aaaaacctgg acggccttgt tatcggtgtg atggatcaga caccggaaca tcgccattgc
     1021 gatcttgata tcaatgccaa ggttctggtc gacaacgaat tcgttccaac gcaagcctcc
     1081 ggagaagcag acgatgatgc ggcatcaact gacacagccg tcgggtgcga taccatgcga
     1141 ctggccgggc aggtgcaggg cattgaccac ggaactcatg tcctaggcat cattgcagca
     1201 ccccaaaacc aacggggcat aagtgggctg ctgggtgggt ttgaggacct ttcttatctt
     1261 ctcataccgt tcagtgaaac cgatggcgtg ctcatcgacg aagccaaggc acgccaattg
     1321 gccgatgcaa tcgacagtgc cggatcccta aacgtcagcg tcatcaatct gagcttttcc
     1381 tacaacctta ggaacataag gcgcgcagat aagattgggg aagcgatcaa gaaatggcac
     1441 cccagcattc tgttcgttgt cgccgccggc aagggcggaa acctgttcac agcgccaccg
     1501 gtctcgttcg gacaaccaga cgagctgccg ccctgtctaa gcccgccagc ttgctatgcc
     1561 agtcacgtcg agaacatcat cggcgtggtt ggattggaag cggatcagga caatctgaag
     1621 ttgctccaca atctaagcga cccaacacag tttcgaacaa actacggggc ttctgttttt
     1681 gacatcggtg cgccggctcg ggatatcctg tcgaccgttg gtgtggatgg attcgggccg
     1741 ctgtcgggaa cctcgcaagc ggcaccgcaa gtgacggcag ccgccgcgct tttgaagaaa
     1801 atctcaggcg cgaacccgat ccaggtccgc caacggctga cctatacagc gcgtatgtcg
     1861 atggattcca tcgacaaaat caacggcggt gccttggacg ccaccgctgc attgcgcatt
     1921 gacaaggact ggttgcacat ggccgacaac tgcaaggttg cgggcgaatt catcacgctt
     1981 gtccgtgtcc ttgacggaac gccgcaagag ggcagtttcg atatcgtccc caacgaccaa
     2041 ggcccgtgga gatatgttcc gaaattcgac atgcgccgca tccactggaa tgccgacgaa
     2101 aacaagggcg tgtttttctt tcgcgacgga cgcaatttta cacgaatggt cgcctcgtac
     2161 ctgtctgcgc aaggaaagca acatttcttg cggatgcgag tcgaccgggc gtccgaggat
     2221 tgcgccgaca gcgtcaagcc aggtagtgtg gcagagtttc aattatcaca agtcgtcgac
     2281 tatatttctc agatggactg atgagagtgc gagtcgcctt catagcagct gtcctgggcg
     2341 ttctgggcta cgaagtcgcc gcccaacctt atgtaggcag catagttgaa gacatctcga
     2401 caccactcgc ctttccgcct gatcaagacg ggctgacctg cacagggttg gtgtggaact
     2461 ttcgcgtgga cgcgcccgta cttccgggca acatcaagca acccgaaatg agggtccatc
     2521 tgaacaattt ggttttgccc gacaacgacg cgtttcacat cgaaatcgca gacacatcgg
     2581 gcaatgtcgt cgaaacgctg gatcgggccg ttttggcggg tcgctctgat atctggaccc
     2641 tttcaatctc aagcattgcc gcagaggtat cggtatttgg ttgtgacgcc ctgacagggt
     2701 tggctttcga gatcgaccaa attgcatttc cctttgagga tttggagctg gaatcccttt
     2761 acggaaccag cgatctgatc gaaacgaaca gctataccgg cgccgacagc gatcttgtta
     2821 ccgaaagcgc tagctccgtc gcgcgcctgt cggttatcaa agaccggacg gaaacctatt
     2881 gcacggcgtt ccggataggt cctgatctgg tgcagacctc aagtcattgc atttcagatg
     2941 aaacggactt ttgcgaaacc actcagatct ggtttgacta tcacaaaaac gaatttggcc
     3001 tacccattac tggccaaaag gtccgatgtc ttgaaatcgt cgacagtgcc gcccccaccc
     3061 aggcggatac gaccattctg cgagttcatc ccgagccgca tgcggcctac aaaattgcca
     3121 gtttcacgcc cgattcaccg caagaaggag acccactgtt tgtgccgcaa caccccggag
     3181 ggcttcccca gaagctttca atcgtcgact gcgttcgcca ggaagatatg cgcactcaga
     3241 cacatcccaa cgcctacggc cacacttgcg atacactgcg aggatcgtca ggtgcccccg
     3301 ttttcaatct ggccggagaa gtcgttggcc aacaccgcgc gggccacact aaccccgagg
     3361 tcacaaattg cctgaacctt gcgacacttc cccatttgct cgacctgtcc actggcgtaa
     3421 ccgggcagac cacgacagca agcgcagagg cctgttgatg cctagaccaa acactccaac
     3481 cgacgtattg ctgtcgcttg tgcttgtcgc agtatggatt gcctttcccg gcccaacggt
     3541 ggcgcaaccc gtctccaaag aaaaccccaa cgcagatcag caagcgatgg tcgatcactg
     3601 gacacggcag gctctgtctg acgcagtgaa cgccggattg cctgtcccgc aagccaacta
     3661 tgaggatctt ctgctggcag agccgcatcc gagagaagcg tctcagttgc tcgatggacg
     3721 gttcactggc gagaccgatc agatcgctcc gcaggatgtc aatatcgcag acccgaaatc
     3781 ggttgcgtcc gtgcaagagg aagccgcggg cattgcctcg gacggtgcgt ttttctctag
     3841 ttctcgtctt gtcccgatgg atgccaggtt tcactatccc tacagattga acggtaagtt
     3901 gtacttcacc aaattcgacg gcaagaatga ggtctgttca gcagcggttc tacgcccgag
     3961 actgctcttg accgcagggc attgtgtgca tttcgggcgc aataaaagct cggggttcta
     4021 caagaatttc aaattcgtac ctgcgtatca cgaaggccac gcgccctatg gtgaatggta
     4081 ttggacctgg gttggcacaa cccaaagctg gtcagaatcc cgtcgaaaat ttcccaacag
     4141 cgcagatttc gcaatcatcg aagtagccga tcagaacgtc aacggacgga tgatgcggat
     4201 cggtgacatc gtgggatggg cggggtttcg tactttcgcg ctttcgccca atcacactaa
     4261 acaagtaggc tacccgcaga accatgacag cggtgagatc atgcatcagg tcgatagtgc
     4321 atggcatgcc gacggtcagg aaggtgtttc attctatggg tcagacatgc gcaatgcgtc
     4381 ttccggcgct gcctggtatg agaatttcgg tgtacaggcg accggccagg ttggagctct
     4441 tttcgccagc ccaaaccgca tcgtaggagt gacatccttt ggttttgcag aacagggaaa
     4501 aatgattcag gcgagctcgc aactcaacga tgaatttctg gacctgctat ccgtagcctg
     4561 ccaacgcaag atcggaaatt gctgacgatc ccttttcaaa gccactcttg tgacctgttg
     4621 atttgcgagt tgccgatgga acaccatcat acggtccatc atttctaact tgtcatattt
     4681 gagaccggtg aatagacatt cggcccatga caacagccaa gctcgcaaaa attgatcacc
     4741 agcccgccac tctgcgcgat atggtgcaag acaggatgcg cgaggccatt gtcgaaggtg
     4801 tgtttcaacc gggcgagcgg ctagtcgaac gcccgctatg cgaacagctt ggagtgagcc
     4861 ggacagtcat tcgggaaacg atccgctatc ttgaagccga agggctggtt gagatcttgc
     4921 ccggtcacgg gcctattgtc gcctccatga gctgggatga cgcccgtcag atttatgata
     4981 ttcgtcgcct gcttgaaacg gctgcggccg agcaatgcgc gcgcaatatc gacgaagaca
     5041 tcacccgcaa gctgggggct gcgctgaagc gattgcaaaa ggaatccaag ggcaagacgc
     5101 ggggggcttt gttccgggca acttcggatt tctaccaagt ggtctttcat ggcgcaggac
     5161 atcacattgc ctgggaggtc gtgcaacgtt tgaacggtcg catcagccgg cttcgcatgt
     5221 tgacactgac ctcggctgac cgtacccgac ccggcatttc ttatatggaa gacatttttt
     5281 ccgcggtcgt atcaggcgat cccgccgcag cgcgacttgc cattcagcat catctggacg
     5341 aggcgacttc ggtcgcggaa cgtgtgtttg catcgcagga taatgggcaa tgacagatcg
     5401 accaaaaggc tattggatcg ccaatgtcac cgtgtcaaac gctgaggcct attccgacta
     5461 tcaagcgctt gcaccggaag cctttgaaaa atacggcggc cggtttttgg cacggggggc
     5521 ggcggaaacg ctagagggcc aagactggca acggcgcgtc attatcgaat ttgacagcat
     5581 tgaacaggct cggggttgct acaattcgcc agaatatcgc cttgcacgcg aaaaacgggc
     5641 ccatgcttgt caggcggata tcgctctgat cgaggggttg aacggcggct gagttgcctg
     5701 gccaagcgcc atgaaggctc gaacaccttg tattcgccgc aggcgtatcg gggcgagttt
     5761 ggaatcaaga cgcgtcgccg catggttcaa gtccataaaa ctccaaactc atcaatgtct
     5821 cgccgttata ctgagcggta tctaacctta ttccgctttc caaacttcat aacctgactt
     5881 ttcgcacgcc gcggagacgc ccggccaagg tgttttcagg attgacatct tggtcgatgg
     5941 tataccatct taccttataa aaccacgacc tgcgatggag ccacagcaat gcctgctgaa
     6001 attcgaaaaa cactgctgca tgtcgaagag acgctgattg aaggtggcaa aaccgccgag
     6061 accccgctga agatgatcgc ggcgattgca gtgatcagga acccctgggc cggtcagggc
     6121 tttgtcgaag acctgcgccc tgcgattcat gattgcgcac cagggctggg cgagttgcta
     6181 accaggatga tcctggatgc atccggcggc ggtgacaagg tcgaaggtta tggtaaatcc
     6241 gccatcgtcg gcgtgaatgg cgaggtcgag catgcctcgg ccctgatcca cacgctgcgg
     6301 ttcggcaacc actatcgtga agcagtgggc gcgaagtcct atctggcctt caccaacacc
     6361 cgtggccccg cgagcgcgcc gctgcaaatc ccgctgatgg acaagaatga cggcggcaga
     6421 cgcagccact acctgaccat tcagctttca gtcgccgatg cgcccgcgcc ggatgagatc
     6481 gtagttgctc tgggggcatc gattggagga cgtccgcatc accgtatcgg tgaccgctat
     6541 caggacctca aggaattggg ccatgacgtt gacaaccctg cggctgtcta agcctttcgg
     6601 gcgcgttacc tattgcgagg cggggcgagg tgccccgctg gtcttgattc atggcgtggg
     6661 catgcagtcg gctgcatggc agccgcagat tgaggcgttc tcgacgcaat accatgtcat
     6721 ggcgctggat atgccgggac atgggggcag cgacgcgttg ggcggcacgc caaagttacc
     6781 ggactatgtg gcttggttgc acgcggttgt cgccgctctg gatttggggc cggtctgttt
     6841 ggccgggcac tcgatgggcg ctctgatctc gggcgggtat gccgtaactc acccgcagag
     6901 ggtggcgcgt gttgctttgc tgaatggcgt ttttcgccgc acgcaggctg cccgagatgc
     6961 agtaacagcc cgcgcgcttg agatccgcaa gggcagtttt gatctggaaa cgccgctaaa
     7021 acggtggttc ggtgacgccc cggctgaaca ggtcgccagc gccaaagtgg ctggttggct
     7081 gtcttcggtg aaccttaagg gctacgctga tgcctatggg gcctttgcgg atggggatga
     7141 ggaatatgcg gacgggtttg ccaaaatccc ttgcccattg ctggcgctaa ccggcgcgct
     7201 ggacccaaat tcgacgcctg aaatggcgca ggccatggca gatgcagctc cgctggggcg
     7261 cgccgccacc atcgaaggtg agcgccacat ggtcaatctg acagcgcccg aacaggtcaa
     7321 tgcgatactg gccgactggt tgcagacccc gatggacgaa agggaaaccg catgacgagt
     7381 tttgatccac gcgcgctgag gaacgcgttt ggggcattca tgaccggcgt cacggttgtg
     7441 acgacccatg atgaagacgg caacccgctg ggctttaccg cgaactcgtt cagctcggtg
     7501 tcgctggatc cggcactggt gtcggtctgt ctggccaaca gctcgcggaa ctatgaggcg
     7561 tttgccaatt ccaagggctt tgccgtcaac atcctgtcgg aatcgcaaaa ggatgtgtcc
     7621 aacacctttg cccgcccggt cgaagatcgc tttgccgccg tggactggca ccccggtcct
     7681 gtggggtcgc ccgtgttcgt tggcgtctcg gcctggtttg actgctcgac tttcaaaacg
     7741 gtcgaggccg gggatcacct gatcctgatc ggcaaggtcg aagcctttga cacctcgacc
     7801 gcaccggggc tgggctatgc ccgtggcgcc tatgtcaccc cggccgccga agcggaagcg
     7861 ctgagccaga gtacaaacct gatcgtctcg gccctgatcg agcgtgaggg caaggtactg
     7921 ctgatcggaa atgatcaggg tcgtctgacg ttgcccgaaa ccaagaccgg aaagaacggg
     7981 gcctcagccg ccctgagtcg tctgatcgag caatgcggtg tccgcgccga gccggggttt
     8041 atctattccg tctacgaaga cgaagcgcgc gaacaacagc acatctcgtt cttgtgccag
     8101 gcggtcgagg gggaacccac ccaaggcacc tttaccgaac tgactcaaac cactctgatg
     8161 gacattgccg atgccgcgat gtgcaccatg ttggagcggt tcgctcagga aaaccgcatg
     8221 ggcaatttcg gggtctattt tggcaatcag gtcagcggca aaatccgccc gatctcatct
     8281 gaaaaagagt gacgcaatga agttttcgct ttttgcacat atggagcgca tcgatccgaa
     8341 ggatgatcaa aaacagctgt atgatgagtt cgttcagctg tgtcagatcg cggatgaagc
     8401 cgggttcaac tcggtttgga cgggtgaaca tcatgggatg aacttcacta tcgccccgaa
     8461 ccccttcatc aatctggtgg acctggccaa caagaccaag aatgtgcgtc tgggcacggg
     8521 cacaattatc gcacccttct ggcatccgat ccgtctggcc ggtgaggccg cgatgaccga
     8581 tctgatcacc gatggccggc tggaactggg catcgcgcgc ggggcttact cgttcgaata
     8641 tgaacgcatg atgcccggta tgggcgcgtg ggaggctggc ctgcgcatgc gcgaacaggt
     8701 tccggcgatc aaaaagctct gggccgggga ctatgcgcat gacggcgaat tctggcagtt
     8761 tccgaaaacc acctctgccc cgcagccggt gcagaaagac ggtccgccga tctggatcgc
     8821 cgcgcgcgac cccaacagcc atgaattcgc cgtgtcaaac ggttgcaatg tgcaggtgac
     8881 gccgctgtgg aatggagacc ccgagattga atcactgatg ggcaagttca acgacgcctg
     8941 cgccaaattc cctgatcagc cgcgccccag catcatgctg ctgctgcaca cctacgttgc
     9001 cagcgacgcg gacgatgcga aacaggccgc agtcgagtta aaccggttct acaactattt
     9061 cggcgcctgg ttcatgaaca agcgcgagat taatcagggt ctgatcgatc cgctgtcaga
     9121 cgacgacatc gccgcacatc cgttctatac gccggaagcg attcagcgcg atttggccat
     9181 cggaaccgcc gaagagctgg tggaacggct gaagaaatac gaggccctag gatatgacga
     9241 gtattctttc tggatcgaca gctcaatgcc gttcgagcgc aagaaagcct cgcttgaacg
     9301 gttcatctcg gatgtgatgc cagcctttca gtaaggacag aatatgcaac agtttcagca
     9361 gtatatcgac ggtgctttct cggacggagc cgcacagttc gaaagcaggg acccggcaac
     9421 cggccagccc tgggccttga tgcccgaggc ccgcgccgaa gatgtgaacc gggccgttaa
     9481 tgctgctgag cgggcatttt tggatcccga atggaccaat atgactgcaa cgcagcgggg
     9541 caagcttttg ctgcgtttgt cagatttgat cgcggaaaat gcaccgcgtc tggccgagtt
     9601 tgagacccgc gataccggta agatcattcg cgagacgtcc gcccagatcg cctatgtggc
     9661 cgaatactac cgctactacg ccggtctggc tgacaagatc gaaggggctt ttctgcccat
     9721 cgacaagccg gacatgcagg tctggttgcg gcgtgagcct gtgggcgtcg tggcggcggt
     9781 ggttccctgg aactcgcaac tgttcctgtc ggcggtcaag atcggcccgg ctttggcggc
     9841 ggggtgcacg gtcgtgctga aagccagcga ggaaggcccc gcgccgatgc tggaatttgc
     9901 tcgaatcttc gatcaggcgg gttttcccaa gggcgttctg aacatcatca ccggattcgg
     9961 gcctgattgc ggatcggtcc tgaccagcca tccgaaagtg gcccatgtgg cctttacagg
    10021 cggcccagaa accgcgcgcc atatcgtgcg caattctgcc aacaatctgg cctcaacctc
    10081 gctggaactg ggcggaaaat ctccgttcat cgtgtttgaa gatgccgatc tcgacagcgc
    10141 cgtgaatgcg caggtgtcgg ggattttcgc ggccaccggg caaagctgcg tggccggatc
    10201 gcgccttgtg atccaacgtt cgatcaagga cgaatttctg gcacgcttga aagaaaaggc
    10261 cgagaatgtg gtgatcggat cacctcagga catggcgacc gaggttggac cgctgtgcac
    10321 cctgcgtcag cgcgaccggg ctcttgacct gattgaccgg tccgttgcgc agggcgcgcg
    10381 actagtcatt ggcgggcagg tgcccgaggg tgcggggtat ttcttccccc cgaccattct
    10441 ggattgcacc gacgcgcccg atgcgccctg cgtgaccaat gaattctttg gccctgttct
    10501 gtcggtcctc agttttgaga ccgaggccga ggcgctggcc atcgccaatg acacgcagtt
    10561 cggtctagcc tcgggcctgt tcacccgcga cctgacccgc gcgcaccgca tgatgcgggg
    10621 cattcgtgcg ggcatcgtct gggtaaacac ctatcgcgcc gtcagcccga ttgtgccgtt
    10681 tggtggcttt ggcttgtcag ggcacgggcg cgagggaggc gttgaggcag cgcttgaata
    10741 caccaaaacc aaagcagtgt ggctgcgcac cagcgatgac ccgatcccgg acccgtttgt
    10801 gatgcggtag ctgcggctat tcgcgtgccc gacagctgcg agtttgtgca taaaaccatg
    10861 aaaagcctga ccaggacgac aaagaggcgc cagccttaac gctgttgaaa attcctcatt
    10921 gggattgaat gctttttgag gggcgttcac agtaaaccct gattggaatg ttggacttca
    10981 aacccaacgg cacaaccaag cagaattgga gcgtcagcat ggcttggccc agcagccaca
    11041 ggacaaccga agaggatcgc cagcgatggc gtgacacata cgccgatagc gacgctgccg
    11101 caggtatcgt aaccacggaa gatttcgagc ccttcaaaca gctcaacgat atgttcaccc
    11161 gcgcattctg ggacgatacg gtgcggtcga aacatacgga tggcttcttt caaagctacc
    11221 gaatgaaggc gaactatcgc aacggtgacg ggtttcggca aaaagatttt gcccttcgca
    11281 atgccagttg gcttatctcc gatatcatca gcaatcgctc ggctgatcag gggcggcgtg
    11341 aaggctttca ggcaccgatc tcggaagaca cgcccgtcgc cgaaaccaag gttgagatcg
    11401 ataatccaat ggccatggcg gcagagatca agcgtatcgc ccggttcttt ggcgctgatc
    11461 tggttgggct taccgatttc gatgaccgtt ggatctattc cagtcgcgtt gacacgcggg
    11521 atttctcgga cgccgaaaat acgttgcccg tggggctgac cagcgtgatc gtattgggcc
    11581 acaaaatgga tcaggaactg gtggcaacct atccttcggc tttggccgga gcagccactg
    11641 ggcgcgaata cagccacgag gccgcaatcg tcatacagtt ggctgcctat atccgcaatt
    11701 tgggatatca ggcggtaccc tcaatgaatg ataccgggct ggttattccc tatgcaatca
    11761 aagccgggct gggcgaatac gcccgcaacc aaatggtcat caccccggaa tttggccctc
    11821 ggttgcggtt ctccaagatt ttcaccaacc tgcctttgag ccatgacgct ccgcgcccgc
    11881 tgggggttcg ggcgttttgc gacatttgca ccgaatgcgc tgatgcctgt ccggcaaagg
    11941 ccctgcccta tgggctacct gaagttagcg cggcatccga ggcatcagcc atccaaggtg
    12001 tgcgcaaatg gacatcggac gccaaagcct gtttccagta ttgggccaaa ctgcaaagcg
    12061 attgcgcgat ttgtatgcgc gtctgcccat tcaatcgcga ctttgacaaa ttgaccgacc
    12121 ggctttggcg aaaacttgca cttggccgct ggcgcaaact ggccttgtgg ctggacaaac
    12181 gcagcaaccg agccaaacgc ctgaagccca aggattggtg ggacggcgca tgacggcaac
    12241 gcggtttgcg caatcttatc gccagtgagg tggataggcc gcttcgtacc caggaatagc
    12301 ctctattcgc cgcgcccagt cagcaaggtt cggatagtgt tcgtccaggg gcagcacctg
    12361 aagatccagc ccatcagcgc catcatagtt agccccgcgc aaaagctgca tcacggcggg
    12421 aaagacgatt aaatcggcgg ccgaaatatc ggacccgcag acgaaatgcc gattggcaag
    12481 gttcgcctcc agagctgaca gttcctgata cacaggctcg attgccgtca tgatctcgtc
    12541 ggccttttcc gctgaacgtt tgcggaaaat tggccggacc aaattgccaa tcggcgctct
    12601 gaggcgatct ccggcttcac agacggtctg ccatatttcc gcagtctgca ccttgtcggt
    12661 tccgaacagt ggcggctctg gataggccgc atccagatag gccaaaatcg cgttggtctc
    12721 tcgcaccgtt acgtcgccat ccacaagcac gggaacattt ccacggggat tgatcgctag
    12781 aaactccgca ctcttctgct cacctgccga gttgctcagg cgtcgcgcgt cgtaagacaa
    12841 tcctttgaca gccagagcga gcataatgct ccaacaaggc gggcttccgc ttatgaaata
    12901 gcacgcgcga tctgtcatga tgtcctccga tgcgtatggc taacccgccg cggagcatct
    12961 tggcaatatg tctggcgatc aacggtttgt gggctttaga acataccttt gggcaataac
    13021 acggatagcc gggagcggag tatcaagctg ggattcgagc aacgcaagcc gtaagacaac
    13081 gtcgcgaagt tgcgttaaaa aaggccttat tccacatatt gccctatcat ttctgcatcc
    13141 aaagtagaac caaattcgca aaattccgaa tctaatttat gataatttcg gatacgccag
    13201 tttgtcgtct ctgacacttg atgggcggca caccggcgtg tttcaatttt ctggccaccc
    13261 ggcgcagatg gcctttggcc gcaaaccaag gaaaggtcag ctttcccaaa aacctaaaag
    13321 ggcgaaacga ccctgctaat actcataaca acaccaacag aaaaacgacc aacgtggaga
    13381 aatcagatga agaaacttac aacgcttttg gggggcgcat ccgtggtgat cgccggaccg
    13441 gcaatggccg cagatattgt tatcggcgtt ccaaactggg cgtcagtcaa tgccacagcc
    13501 catatccttg aggttgttat cgaagaaaac ctcggtctgg atgttgaact gcagaacggc
    13561 accaacccta tcgtatttga ggcgatggac agcggatcga tgcacgtcca tcccgaagtc
    13621 tggatgccga accagcaaaa cctgcacgac acctatgtca aagacaatgg aactgtcgtg
    13681 atgaaccaga accccgtgca ggctgaacag ggcatgtgtg tgcccaccgc caccgccgaa
    13741 aaatatgaca tcaagtccat cgacgacctc agtgatccgg acaagatggc catctttgac
    13801 acggatggaa acggaacccc cgaggtgtgg atcggtgcgc cgggctgggc ttcgaccgtg
    13861 gtcgagaaaa tccgggccaa gtcttatggc tatgaccaga ttttcgatct gaccgaatat
    13921 gaagaaacca tcgcttatgc caatctggca aacgcggcga aggcaggcga tccgtggatc
    13981 gggttctgct acagcccgca ctatatcttt gtcacgcagg atctgactgt tctggaagag
    14041 cccgcgcatg atccggcaac ctggaccatc gtgcagccga cagacgaccc ggattggctg
    14101 gaaaaatccg aggcatcctc ggcctggaac ggggccactc tgcatctgca ctatgccaaa
    14161 gagctggaag agaacttccc tgaggtggca gctctattca acaattatca gatgagtggc
    14221 gatgacctga gcgcaatggg caaggcactg gccgttgaca atatcgaagc cgcagaattt
    14281 gcccgtcagt gggtaaacga caacgaagac accgtcatcg ggtggctgac aaactaagtc
    14341 gcagatatcc gggccgccga gatcttcccg gcggcccttt gcatatctgc gggcgaaact
    14401 tcgccgcacg agggacatat ggacgaacct gtcgtaaaac tagaaaatgt ctggaaaata
    14461 ttcggcgcgc gcgccgagga agccatggct gccgttaggg cggaaggaat tggaaaaccc
    14521 gaagttctgg aaagatttaa ttgcgtggtc ggcgtccaag gtgcgacgtt cgaagtcccc
    14581 agaggagaga ttttctgcat tatgggcctg tccggctcgg gtaagtcgac gctggtgcgc
    14641 catgtcaatc ggctgataga gccgaccgcc ggaaagatcg aaattctagg gcaggacgtt
    14701 tcgaagattt ccgagtccga gctgcgccgt atcagggcac agcagatcgg aatggtgttc
    14761 cagcacatgg cgctgatgcc gcataggtcc gtgcgcgata acgtcgccta cccgcttgag
    14821 atcagaaaaa tatctaaatc caaacgctgg gcagtatcgg accatgcgct cggccttgtg
    14881 aacctcaccg gttacgagga tcgtttgccc aaagagctgt ctggcgggat gcaacagcgg
    14941 gtgggtattg cccgggcgtt agcctcggac cccgagatcc tgctgatgga tgaacccttc
    15001 tcggcgctgg atccattgat ccggctacaa ttgcaagacc agttcaaggc gcttgtggcg
    15061 cagttgcaaa agaccaccct gttcatcacc cacgatctgg acgaagccat ccgcatcggc
    15121 caccggattg cgatcatgaa ggatggtgtg atcgttcaga tcggcactcc ggaagacatc
    15181 gtgatgaacc ccgccgacga ttatgtgcgt gagttcgttc agggcatttc gaaactcaaa
    15241 ttggtcaagg cgcactcgat catggagccg atcgacagct atgccgggcc acttgatggc
    15301 gccccgcgcg cggatgaagg ctcggatctg gatcagttga ttgatctggc agtgggaact
    15361 gatttgcccg tcgtcatcac ggatgcgggc aatgacatcg gtgtcgtgac caagccgcgc
    15421 ctgctgcgcg gcattcaggg gggcaaaaat gactgatgca accgccgagg taaaagtaac
    15481 agcagcctcc gacatcgaag tcgaccgcga agctttggac aagtccattc aggaatttgc
    15541 cggcccgaac ggagattatt atgtaaacgc gttccacaaa attcacgacg cgaccagcgc
    15601 aatgcccaat accttcaaca aatgggcggc agcgctgggt ccgctctggt cagcctcccg
    15661 cgcgatctgg gggatgttct gggcgttttt gatccttgag atcatcgcat gggtccagat
    15721 cgggcgcggc gcatggggca atccgggggc cgagttttcg gaccgggcag ccggacagtt
    15781 ggaccgtgcc gccgagttgt tggaacgcgc agcaaacgca accgagcagt cggatatcga
    15841 tcggttcacg cgtttggctg aaaacatcca gaaggcagca gataccagtc tggaacgggc
    15901 ggcagctgct caggccgaag cgacgggaat cctgctcacc ggtctggtca tgctcgttgt
    15961 attcaagctg atacagggcc tttacgctga tcgcatctat gaaaaacagt attccagatg
    16021 gcgcattgat cccgacagta cggaaagcgg ccggtccacg cgcaacacag ttctgggcgc
    16081 agtgcttgta gcagcgatcg cgccgctgat cgtctataag ttcacggtca atgcgtcgat
    16141 tgcgatgctg gacgcattcc cggaaaaaga ggtctcggca ctgtttttgg gtgaagatgg
    16201 cggcacgttg ttctcaagcc ttgccagttg gatggaggcc aagatcgacg ccgcagccct
    16261 tgcgggcggg gatgtgttcg acgggattgt tgccggggta cgctctgtcc tggatgcgct
    16321 gacggtggcg ttgatcggat cgccgtggcc ggtggtgatg ttagtgatct gcgtcaccgc
    16381 gtggcgtgcg gcggggccgc gcgtggcgat ctttactgcc gcgtctttgg cttacatcgc
    16441 acttctgggt tactgggatg tcgcgatgga gactgtggcc ctggttggtg ctgccgtgtt
    16501 gctttgcgtg gtaatcggca ttccgttggg tatctggttt ggcaaatcag cacgggccta
    16561 ccgtgcggct gaaccggtgc tggacctgat gcaaacgctg cccgcattcg tctatttgat
    16621 accaatcatc gccttctttg gcactggcaa tccgccgggc attctggcca cgatcatctt
    16681 tggcatgccg ccggtgatcc gcctaacggc gctggggatg cgaggcgtgc ccgacagcat
    16741 caaagaggct gccgtggcct tcggtgcctc gaaatggcag ttgctcaagg atgttgagat
    16801 tccgctggcg ctgccctcga tcatgaccgg ggtgaaccag accatcctga tgtgcctgtc
    16861 gatggtggtg atcatttcgc tgattggcgg cggcggtctg ggcaaggaaa tccttgaggc
    16921 gctgcaatat gcggccaagg gtccgggtct gctgggcggc tttgccatcc tgttctgtgc
    16981 catggtcatc gaccggatcg tgcagggggc cttccggcga gaagacgaga aaatctaaac
    17041 acaaagcgcc cccgccagcc gggggcgttt tccttttaag gggacgcaga tgaccgaccg
    17101 ctatgaacag tcgatgatgg ataacctcta ttggtggggc gtaccgaccc tgtttcgctg
    17161 tcccaataca ggggccgagg gtcaggacat cgccttggtc ggcgtccccc attccaccgg
    17221 caacggcacg actgagcggg atcagcacct tggtccccgc gcgttgcgcc atgtctcggc
    17281 cgtgcaacgc cgggtgcatt cgctattcga aattgacccg tggagcagcg caaagatcgc
    17341 agatgtgggc gacgtgccct ttccgcgcgc gaatgacaac gaggactgca tcgagcgtat
    17401 cacggcattt ttcaaggaca tcgacgcagc aggcgcgcgg cccgtatcag tgggcggaga
    17461 ccactcgatc accggcggca tcgtgcaggc gctggggcgt ggtcaactgg ctaaaggtga
    17521 gccgatcagc ttcctgcatc tggacgcaca tacggatgta tttaccaagg tcgatcactt
    17581 tttgggcgca aagaaatcgg ccgcccattg gggcgcttac ctggccgatc aggggcaagt
    17641 tgatccaacg cggtctatgc agatcggtct gcgaggtcac ccgcgcagtc tagactggct
    17701 gcaaccgtct tatgactatg gctacaacat cgtcaccatg cgcgaattcc gccagcgcgg
    17761 gctggaggac gtggtggcgc agacgcgcga agtgttgggc gaccgtccgg tctatatcac
    17821 cttcgatctg gattgcctcg acccgaccgt cgcgcccgcg gtgtccaatc tggaacccgg
    17881 cgagaagggc ttcgacattg acgaagccgt ggggattttg cgggccgcgc gcgggctgaa
    17941 tatcgtcggc ggagacgtcg tctgcatgat gcccaccaag gacagcccca acaacatcac
    18001 tgctttaacg gcagcggcag tgatgttcga aatgatctcg atgatcgccg aaaatgtccg
    18061 ctagcggcgg gcgtccacgg cttgcgacag aacacagagc agttcgaaca tcaatgatat
    18121 ccccagccac gcggtgctgc ccgaagcgtc gaagggtgga gaaacttcaa ccaaatcggc
    18181 ccctacgagg ttgatcccag acatttcccg aataacctgc tgggcctgaa agctgtttgg
    18241 gccgccgatc tcgggcgttc cggtgccggg ggcaaaggtg gggtcgacga agtcgatgtc
    18301 ataggtgcaa taggtcggcg catcaccgac aatactgcgc acctcggcca tcacatcgcc
    18361 gatgccgcgg tcgaacagtt cttcgatacg gatgatgcgg ataccctgct cctctcccca
    18421 ctcgatatcc tcggtgttat aggcggtgcc acgaacgccg atctggacaa agcgtttggg
    18481 gtccaccaac ccttcttcaa ccgcgcgccg gaagggggtg ccatgggtga acttgtgtcc
    18541 accgaaatag gtgtcgaaca ggtccgtgtg gctgtcaaac tggacaagac ccagcggacc
    18601 ggaactagcc agcgcgcgca gcaccggcag agtggtcaag tgatcgcccc cggccgtcaa
    18661 cggagtaatg ccgcgcgcgt gcaagtcggc gtaaaacatc gtgacgcggt tcagcgtatc
    18721 ctcaatatcc actgggtttg gcgcgacatc cccaagatca gcacaattga ccaacgagaa
    18781 tggcgcaaca cctgtcaccg ggttcattgc gcggatcatc gtcgaatagt cgcgcaactg
    18841 acgcggccca tgccgtgcac cggggcggtt ggtagtgccg ccatcccagg ggatgccaat
    18901 caggcccagt tcgacctcgg cgatgcgttc gtgatccaac gtcatgcccg gcaagcgcat
    18961 gaacgtcgga atccctgcaa accgggccag atccatcgcc gaaaccggct gaaaaaaaga
    19021 gttggtcatg tggtgcctct accctgtcat actgcgaccc tagccgctga catcagactt
    19081 gggaatggcc ggaacggttc agatcagaat atcaaagcgc cctcggattt cggcgtcttg
    19141 ctgaggtgtg agatattcag gatgatgggt atccaatatg cctttggcct tttcccgcgc
    19201 agcagcccag gcgtctgttg cgccttcttc ttgccaggtg cggggttcat tccggtcggc
    19261 cagcgacgga tagaaataat cgcgctccat cgctgcataa gtctcggcgc tgcccagaaa
    19321 atggccgtcc ccaagcacag attggcatat cgcctcgaaa cccagatttt cttcggttac
    19381 ttcgattccg cgtaaagccc tgtatgtgtg ggaatgcatt tcatcatcca gtacaaaacc
    19441 ctcgaagctg gcccccagca gggatgccgt catgcccgaa ctttcataga tcaagttccc
    19501 tcccgccaaa gcggcggcca aagacgtcat cgctttttca acaccgtatt gcgcgtcaat
    19561 ggccttggcg tcggtcattg acgccgccac cccggatggc aagcctagcc agttggtgat
    19621 ttgcgcggaa gcagcattca aaatcgccgt ctcgccactg cccccggcaa acgctccggt
    19681 gcgcagatct acgacaaagg gccagttcga gaacaccatc ggaaaaccgg gacggattgt
    19741 attgaccatc accagactag ccaatgtttc ggccagtgac tgggccagaa accctgcaag
    19801 cgttgccggt gccgttgccc ccgcttgggc ggctgtaata caggacatcg ggatgttatg
    19861 ggcgacgcac tcatagacta cgtccaccgc atcctcgccg tagcgcagcg gtgagatcac
    19921 cggactgata tgggccttca gaaaaggccg tttggaaaat tcgcctggcc caccagccgc
    19981 aatgtccagc atttgaacaa taggagctac gttttcggcc agtgtgaaag aggtcgccac
    20041 aggtttagtc gtgttgcgca gcagcgcata ggccgtgttg atgtccagat cgcgcatgtc
    20101 tggcacatcc gtggccacgc aacagcgcgt aaaccagctg acattggaaa gcatgtcttg
    20161 cagacgcgta aagtcatgca gatcggccag ggttgatggg cgatacaacc cggtctccaa
    20221 atccagcgtc tggacggctg cgccaccagt gccgaaatac acgctatcac cgcctacttc
    20281 gatcgaccgc accttgtcgc ggccatgaaa ggtaaatgtc ttggcggccg tctgaatcga
    20341 ccgctgcacc atggcgcgtg gaaagaccag cctctctcga tctctcggct gggcaccggc
    20401 tgcacgcaaa tccgcggcaa gacggtcggg cacattgccc atgccaagcg tctccagaag
    20461 acgcaaagct gtctcaaaga tctggtccaa ttctatcgga gacagaggtt tgaacgcccc
    20521 gcccctctgg ccgggtggac aggggtcgat aaccggcctg gccgcgcgct gcgcgtgccg
    20581 ggcttttcga ccgcttcgct taccgctttc tgctggcatc gtacctctta ctgcctatct
    20641 ttcggccagc ctaatcggca atcacagcca ttcgcaaaag cgaactgcga atatcaatat
    20701 cctcaatcgc cgtttcgatt tttccacact gacaacacct ctgttgtcgc gctgcttcgt
    20761 tcttacgcaa aactggcttt gtaccaaaag gagcattgcc gatgaagtct cgcaccaaag
    20821 ctgttgtgat cggcggcggg atcgccgggt gttcaacact ttaccatttg acacaggaag
    20881 gatggaccga cgttgttctg gtcgaacgga atgagctgac atcaggcacg acatggcatt
    20941 cggctgccca ggtgacgaac tttggcatga accagacgat ggtagggctt aagtcacact
    21001 cgatccggct gtacaaggag ttggccgaag accccgacta tccgatcaac taccaccacg
    21061 gcgatggcgg catccgtttg gccaataccg aggcgcagat gcagggttat cgccactttg
    21121 cctcgatggc gcgcgggatg gatgtgcatt ttgaggtgat cgatgcgcag gaatgcgcgc
    21181 ggcggcatcc gctgatctcg accgaaaacc tgatcggcgg actttgggac ccgcttgatg
    21241 gcgatatcga cccggcgcag ctgtgtcagg ccttggcccg tcgcgcccga aaagcagggg
    21301 ccgaggtcta tcgtaacaca ccggtcacgg ccctgaccca gcacagcgac gacacgtgga
    21361 ccgtgcacac agaacatggc gacattgact gcgatgttgt ggtcaatgcc tgcggatacc
    21421 gcgtgaatga ggtcggtgcg atgatggggg tgcatcatcc cgtcgcctcg atggagcatc
    21481 agtattttct gaccgaagag atccccgcca tccgtgatgc ggggcaccgc atgcccctgc
    21541 tgcgctgtcc gatcagcgac tattattgtc ggcaggaaaa gaacgggctg ttgctggggt
    21601 tctatgaaca aaactgcaag acgtggggca tggacgggat cgacccgaat ttcgtcaatg
    21661 cgctctgccc cgatgatctg gaccgggtga ccgatgtgtt ggagggcgct tttgcccgca
    21721 tgccagccct gatggaggct ggggttcaca ccgtggtcaa cggcccgatc acctatacca
    21781 tcgacggcgc gcctctggtc gggccgatcc ccggcaagcg caacgcattc tgcatcatcg
    21841 gcctgcgggc aggtctgggc gaaggcggcg gccacggttg gctgttggcg cagcagatcg
    21901 tgcatggtga ggcatgctat gacacatggt gcctcgatcc gcgccggttt accgggcatg
    21961 cgaatttgga actgaccgct ctgaaagcca ttgaagacta ccagaatgag tttcgctttc
    22021 acttccccca cgaacaccgc cccgccggac gaccggcgaa gacgacgcca ttgacaccgg
    22081 tgctagcggc cgaaggggct gagttcacgg tgatcaacgg atgggaaagg gtggactata
    22141 tcaagccatc tcctgaattc acccacgccc tcagtttcga ttttgacgaa acctttgatc
    22201 tggtcgccgc cgaggttgcc agcgtgcagg ccggcgtcgg gctggccgag gttaacggtt
    22261 tcaaccgaat tgagatcacc ggcgctgacc ggcacagttt cctggatcgg atgctatgcg
    22321 gcactgtcac gcggaagact ggccgggtcg gtttgggcta tcttctgaac caccatggca
    22381 tgatcaaggc cgaggccaca gttgccaacc tgcccgccag tgaccgcggg cccgagaggg
    22441 tctggtacgg gtcagcagcg gccagtgagt tccatgacat ggattggctg acccgccata
    22501 tccgggccga tgaagacgtg cagctgcgaa gcctgaccaa tgaccagact attctgatcc
    22561 ttgcaggccc taagtcgcgc gatgttctgt cgacctgcgc gcggggcgac tggtcagcgc
    22621 aggccttccc gtggctcagc ctgcgcgaat gttatgtcgg gttcgccccg gccaccgtga
    22681 tggcggttag cttttccggt gaactggcct atgaaattca cgtccctaac gcttcgctct
    22741 atgcagccta tctggcgcta cggcaggcgg gtgaagcgca cgggctgaac ctgtttggcg
    22801 cccgcgcggt tgaatccatg cggatggaga aaagctttct gcattggaag gccgatctga
    22861 tcacagagtt cgatcctttt gaaaccggtc tggagcgctt tgtgaaactg gacaaaagcg
    22921 acttcatcgg ccgtgatgca ctgctgaaac gacaatctga cggcccgcgc aaaaaattag
    22981 tcgccttgca gcttcaggct actgaccggc ctgcgcatcc gggcgcgtca ctgatgcaag
    23041 acggtcaggt cgtcggcact gtcacttcgg gcgcatgggg gcatcgggtt ggcctgaacc
    23101 tcgcacatgc gtttgtgaac ccagcgctag ccgaagtcgg aaccgagatc gatctggatt
    23161 cctgcggaca gatcgtgcgc gccacgatca ttccgccatc cccatacgat ccggggtttg
    23221 accgggtgaa ggcctgattt catcctctct ggcgaatttc ccgttgccgt gggtcgaaaa
    23281 ctttgcttgg ctttgttttg aggaaatcga aacaacgggt attacacgtg tccaaagctc
    23341 taagcctgcg ctggttggaa gtgttccgtc tggtcgccaa gtcggggtcg atccaacagg
    23401 ctgcgtccga gaccggcttg tcgatcagca ctgtctccaa ccacctgcgc agccttgaag
    23461 ccgcactggg ggttgagctg gtcgaccatg gtcggcgacc aatgggcctg accccagctg
    23521 gtgaggtctt tgcccgctat gtgcgcgacg gactgaccgt gctgaaacgg ggtgaagccg
    23581 aaattcgatc cggtaactgg aaacacgcaa ccgatctgcg cctagctctg attgacgatt
    23641 tcgacaatca gatcgcgccg gatttgttcc gctttctggc tcaggcgcta cctcgttgca
    23701 gttttcgcca ctacactcgc cccagtcacg agattctcgc taaccttcag gaacacaaat
    23761 tggacgccgg ggtggccacg cggccgtcgg aacggaccga ggggctgatc gaataccctc
    23821 tgatgcgcga tccattcatc gtgattttac caatgtccta tcagggtgcg cccgaaaacc
    23881 tgctgaagcc ggacgcggaa ttgcccctgc tgcgctattc tcgggactac atgatcggca
    23941 agcagatcga gattcagcta acccgcagca aatacaacct gcccaaccgg ttcgagatgg
    24001 agtgtaatca ttcaatcatc gggctggtcg ccgaaggcag cggctgggca atcacgacgg
    24061 ccgcatgttt tcaccgggct caacggttcc atgacagcgt aaaagcgctt ccgtttccgg
    24121 gtcggaactt tgtgcggacg gtctcactgt tcacgacgga agtgtaccct gaaacaactt
    24181 cgaaactgat ccagaaggtc atgactcaac tgatccgcca acactttacc gagccgatgg
    24241 cgggaagcca tggctggcta aagaacgact tccggacgat ggaaggcgag gcagcctagc
    24301 ctttcgccgg tgggcccaac gactgacgtt cgacaatatg cgtatccagc cttgatccgg
    24361 ttccgtctga ctgttgttcc aacatcgaaa ccagttccat agccgccctg cgccccattt
    24421 cccgatgcgg gacgtgaacg gtcgtcaaag ccggtgagac gatgcgggcc agttcaatgt
    24481 catcgaaccc ggtgatggac acatcgcacg gcacgttcaa acccatttcc cgggcccgat
    24541 gcagggcacc aacagccaga acatcgtttc cacatagtac tgcggtgggc cgaacgctct
    24601 gcgacatcaa cctatcgaac gccgcggcgc cattttcgat ttcataagat gtttcaatga
    24661 tcgtcaggtc cgaatgtgaa ataccatgcc gggttgccgc ctgttctatt ccttcgatcc
    24721 gaagtcgcgc cctgtcattg ccggaccgaa tgcccgaaat cacgccaatc cgcctgtgac
    24781 ccagaccgat cacccggtcg gccagttcgg ccatggcggc gcggttgtca aatccaaccg
    24841 acggcaattg tgcgtccggc agaaaagacc acgcaatcag ggccgggatt ttgcgtcgct
    24901 ccagctctgt gtaaatctgc ggcgcacgat catgcccgat caacaacaac gcatccgccc
    24961 cccgcgcgat aagggtacgg atctgctcct cttcaatttc gggtttgtag gccgagcttg
    25021 agaccagcag tgtatagcca tgtgtgtgca gctcttcctg aaaggcctgc agaccccgcg
    25081 caaagatcgc gttctccata gtcggaatga tggccccgac ggtcaggctg cgcttcgctg
    25141 ccatgaccct tgcagcaaag ttaggcatgt aacccagcgc atcaacggcc gattgcaccc
    25201 gttcgcgcgt cgccttgacc acccggtcgg gggtattgag acagcgcgaa acggttgcgg
    25261 tcgaaactcc ggccattttg gcgacatcgt ccagtgtcgg tgccgttcga agttttgaca
    25321 ttcccaatcc tgccatttgt ctttgccaat aagtctagac gcaacggccg ccgtaggaaa
    25381 gcaattatgt aagcgcttgc aatttacatg taagcgctta caaatgatgt tgaaccgaat
    25441 ctcgagaaag cccaagacat gttcctgacc gcatccgtta tcgtcttcgt gatctacttt
    25501 gcgaacgtcg caatgggcgc ttttgcgggt ggcgcatttc tcggcgacgt cggagagatg
    25561 ttggttctgt tcgcggcgtc gatcctgttc gttgtcgcaa ttctgaaaaa ggaggctgat
    25621 cgcaacgcag aacgcgacgg ctgacttttt tgcttgggag ggcaaacaat gaacaaggat
    25681 aaactggaac tggcgtcggc cgagcgccgc aatttcctga agctcagcgc cacgggggca
    25741 ttcacggcag ccctggtcgc cggggccggt ggagttttgt ggtcatccga ggccgccgcg
    25801 cagaccgcaa aggaagaacg cgagcgtgaa aacgcggccg atcacgtgat gaccatcgcc
    25861 acggcctatg tgctgggtgc gtcgcgcagc tatccaatca tgcagctgga cctgaaggaa
    25921 aacatccaga acgccacaaa cggcaaggtc tatgtcaagc tggcccccgg cgggcagttg
    25981 ggagcgggcg gatcgctggt gcagaaggtt cagggtggta caattcaggc cgcccagcac
    26041 tcgctgtcga actttgcacc gtttgcctcg accgtagacc tgatcaacat gccttatctg
    26101 tgcggctcga accagaaatt caccaacctc gtgacctcgg acacctggaa gaacgaggtg
    26161 catcccaagg tcgaggccgc cggcttcaag gcgctgttct acgttgtgat cgacccgcgc
    26221 gtggttgcgg tgcgtcaggg tggcaatgca atcatcacgc cgggcgacat gagtggtgtg
    26281 aagttccgcg ttccgggctc gaagatgctg cagcaatatt accgtatggc gggcgcaaac
    26341 ccgacgccgg ttgcctgggg tgagaccccc tcggccatta agcaaggtgt cgcggatgcg
    26401 ctggacccgt cagtaggcgc actgttcgtg ttcggtttca aggatatcct cagccatgtg
    26461 accttcacgc aggcggtgcc ggacagtcag gtctattcct gtaacctgga gtggttcaat
    26521 tcgatgccgc ctgacgttca ggagggtatc atgtggggtg ccgaaatgac cgcgcatcag
    26581 aacctggcca aagtgccctc ggcccgcgcc tacgccatgg ccgagctgaa caaggcgggg
    26641 gtcgagttcc actcgctcag ttccgatcaa ctggccgaat gggaaagcgt cggcggctat
    26701 cagaacaccg aatgggatcc gtttaagacc gagcttgccg ggtcgatgga cgcgttcgaa
    26761 aagctggtcg aggccgctgg cacgcagggc aaatactacg tccacgacgc ttaacagaca
    26821 ggcggcgggc gcagcgagtg agcccgcgat cttccaaagc agccggacct gaagcaggcc
    26881 cgccacagaa ggctatggcc cggttgctct tttgccgagg gaacagatga ccctacttca
    26941 aaacatagac cgcaacgccg agcgctggct gctgctggtg ttctacgtga tgctggtcat
    27001 caccatggcc atcgaggttc ttcggcgtga gattttcgct ttctcgtcga tctggggcga
    27061 agagatcgtc cgctattctt tcatctacct tgcgtggatc ggtgcggcag cagccgtaaa
    27121 ggaacgcgcc catatccgca tcgacgtgat catgcactac cttgggccgc gtcccaaggc
    27181 gctgctgtat atctttggcg atctggtcat gttcggcgtg gcggtcatcg cgctctactg
    27241 gtcgtatgag gcggtgcatg tttcggccaa gttcgggtcg gtgacggacg ggctgcgggt
    27301 atcgaaggtg tggttcctga tggccgtacc taccggtttt gggttgatga tctggcggct
    27361 gatccagtcg ctgatgcgcg acattaaatg cctgagggac ggcacgcccg tcttcgaagg
    27421 cgacaagctg tttgactgag gggacacgta atgctttggg gttctcttaa tcaaaccgtt
    27481 gaacttgggt gggatttcta cctgcctgtg atcctgttcg ttggtctgat tgccttggct
    27541 gtgcccgtct gggcggccat cggcactgcc gccatcgtga tgttggtcat gtccggcgac
    27601 ctgccgttga gccttgtggg cgaaagtctg ttcactggca tcgacgcctt tgctctgacc
    27661 gccgtaccgc tgttcatcct aaccggggac gtgctggtac gcacggggtt gtcgcgaaag
    27721 tttctggacg tggccgaggc gttgacttgt ttcgccaagg gtggctttgg ctcggccact
    27781 gttctggtct gcggcatgtt cgcggcgatc tcgggctcgg acgcggcggg cgctgctgcg
    27841 gtgggccgaa tgacgatcaa tcggctggtc gaaagcggtt atccccgccc ctatgcctgt
    27901 gcgctggtcg cggctggggc ctgtaccggc atcctgatcc cgccctcgat cgcctatatc
    27961 atcatcggtc ttgtgctggg tatttcggcc tcgaccctgt ttctggccgc cctcatcccc
    28021 ggattggcca ttcttgtctc gatccttgta accaacatca tcatgaaccg catctacgcc
    28081 tatgagggcg gcggcatgat gaccatgggt gaatggctgg ccaatctggg caaggcgctg
    28141 aaatccggct ggtacgcgtt cattgtgccg gggatcatct tctacggcat cttctcgggc
    28201 cgcctgacgc ccaccgaggc cggtgcgacc gctgtcgtcg tcaccatcat catgggcttc
    28261 atcctgcgga cgctgacgtt ggctgatttc ccgtcgatgc tggtcagttc cgccaaggtg
    28321 aacggggtga tcctgccgat cattgccttc tcggctccac tggccgaggc actggcgatc
    28381 atgggcgtac cgcaggggtt cgtgacggcc gtcacctcgc tgaccgatga cccctatctg
    28441 ctgatcctgc tgatgatcgg tatcctcatc gcggcaggct gcgtgatgga gacgacgccg
    28501 aatatcgtga tcctcgcccc gatcctgaaa cctctggcag acaatatcgg gatgaacgag
    28561 attcagttct gcatcatgat gatcaccgca ttgggcgtgg gctttatcac cccgccgttg
    28621 ggtctgaacc tgttcgttgt ttccgggata accggagaat caattctaaa aatcgcggcg
    28681 cgcgccgtgc cctttgtttt gaccatgctg atcgtggtaa tcctgatcgc ctatgtaccg
    28741 gcggtgtcga cgacattgct tcctgccatc taccaatagg acctgctgac catgccccgt
    28801 gactatctga aaaaggcgac attgacggcg caatctcatg cgtccgaagt gcacgacacg
    28861 gtcaagacga tccttgccga aatcgaggcg ggtggtgatg ccaaggcgct ggaatacgcc
    28921 gccaagttcg acaagttcga aggcaatgtg ctgatgacac cggccgagat tgacgccgcc
    28981 attgcattgg tgcccgagaa gctgaaggcc gacatccgct tcgcccatga caacgtgcgc
    29041 cgatttgccg aggcccagaa agcgaccgtg tcggacgtcg aggttgagat cgtaccaggc
    29101 gtgaccgcag gccaaaaggc gatcccggtg gacgcggcag gctgctacgt ccccggcggg
    29161 cgctacagcc acatcgccag cgcaatcatg accgtgacca cagccaaggt ggctggatgt
    29221 cgtcatatca ctgcttgttc gcccccgcgt cccggtgaag gtgtggcccc agccattgtc
    29281 tatgccgccc atatctgcgg tgccgacagc atcttggcca tgggcggggt acagggcgtg
    29341 gccgcgatga cctatgggct gttcggcctg ccgcgcgcga atatccttgt gggcccgggc
    29401 aatcagttcg tagccgaggc caagcgcatc ctctatggca aggtcggcat cgacatgatc
    29461 gccggtccca cagacagtct gatccttgcc gacagcagcg ccgacgcgca tgtggtggca
    29521 accgatttgg tcagtcaggc cgagcacggc tacaactcac ccgtttggct ggtgacggat
    29581 gaccgggctt tggcggaaaa ggtgatggag ctggtgcccg ccctgatcga agacctaccc
    29641 gagttgaacc gcgagaatgc ctcggccgcg tggcgcgact atgccgaggt gatcctgtgc
    29701 ggcgaccgag aggaaatggc cgcctgttcc gactcttacg cgcccgaaca cctgaccgtg
    29761 caggccgagg atctggagtg gtggctggat cggctgactt gctacggctc gttgtttttg
    29821 ggtgaggaaa cgacagtatc ctatggcgac aaggccaccg gcaccaatca cgtcctgccg
    29881 acttccggcg cggccagcta taccggaggg ctgagcgttc acaaatacat gaagatcgtc
    29941 acatggcagc gggccacccg cgaagggtcg aagcccatcg ccattgcgac tgcgcggatt
    30001 tcaagactgg aaggcatgga aggccacgcc cgcgctgccg atgttcggct ggcgaaatac
    30061 ttccccgatg aacagttcga cctgtccgca gatggatgac ccgcgcgcgc tttttgacct
    30121 gaccggtcgg gttgcgtgtg tcaccggcgc cagttccggc cttgggcggc aagcggccaa
    30181 ggttctggca gccgccggag caagggtcgt ggctgtagcc cgtcgacacg atgctttggc
    30241 cgggctggtc gccgagattg gtaacagcgc ggccatggtc gccgccgaca tcgcggatag
    30301 ggaccagatc gaagcggtgg cgcaagatat ctcggaccct ttcggaccgc cggatattct
    30361 gattcacgcc gctggaatca acacccgcga agcggcagat gacgtgaccg gccagggttg
    30421 ggatgcaacg ctggccctga atctgagtgc accgtttttc ctgagccaag cgctggtgcc
    30481 tgccatgaaa gacaagggct ggggccgcat cgtcaccttc gcgtctctgc aaaccacccg
    30541 cgcctttccc ggcggcatcg cgtatggcgc gaccaaggcc gggatcggcc agttgacccg
    30601 cgccatggcc gaggcctggt cgccccacgg tgtcaccgcc aacgccatcg ggccggggtt
    30661 ttttccgacc gaattgacac aagccgtgtt cgacgacgcc aaaagggccg agcgcaacgc
    30721 cgcccagacc tgtatcgggc gcaacggacg gatggaggat atcaacgggc cgatcctttt
    30781 cttatgctca agggcctcgg actatgtcac cggacaggtc ctgatggttg acggggggtt
    30841 caccgcaaaa tgaaagcact ggtgtatgaa ggcgtggaac atgtggccta tcgggatatg
    30901 cccgacgcgg cgccgcagga tgccgaacat ctgatccggg tcgaggcggt gggtatctgc
    30961 ggctcggaca tgcacgccta tctggggcac gatgcgcgac gtcctgcgcc gctgatcctg
    31021 gggcacgaag ccgccggggt aatcgtgggc ggcccacgcg atggggacag ggtgactatc
    31081 aaccctctgg tccactgcgg cacctgcacg gcatgccaat cgggccgggt caatatctgc
    31141 cccaaccgcc agatcatctc gatgccgccc cgcgaagggg cctttgcgca atacgtcgcc
    31201 atgccggacc gcaatctggt gacggtgcct gacgacgtgc cgctggccaa agcagcattg
    31261 gccgaaccgc tggcagtaag ctggcacacg gcccggctag ggctggaggc gctgcatccc
    31321 gcgatggatc ggcgcgcctt ggtcatcggc ggtggcgcca tcgggttggc cgcagcgctg
    31381 gcgctgaagg caatgggtgt cagcgatgtc accatcacgg aacccaacga cgccagacgc
    31441 acctatgtgg cgagtatttg cccctttaac ctgcgagctg aaacaaccga gacgttccca
    31501 ctggtcatcg acgcggtagg cttcgcagcg acgcgccagg ctgcctcggc cctagtcgaa
    31561 ccggggggtg tgatcgctca tgtcggcctg ggcgacgggg gcgacgggtt ggacatacgc
    31621 cgtatgacct tgcaggaaat cacatttatc ggcacctata cctatacggt cgaggatttc
    31681 cgccaaaccg caagtgctat ttttgatggc aggctgggcg cactggactg gatcgaaatg
    31741 cggcccctgt ccgaaggtgc cgatgcgttc cgtcagttgc gcaacggatc ggtggccgtg
    31801 cccaagatca tcctcacgcc gtgggaatag gcccggcaga aacggaggca ttcatgtatc
    31861 agaaaattct tgtgcccatg gcgctggatc acgacatttc accccacacc ttgcaggtgg
    31921 cccgcgcatt ggccgccgat gactgcgaga tcgtggcctt gcatgtctat gagatgccgc
    31981 agggttcggt cagcgcgtat ctggacaagg atgtggtaga tgaaggcttt cgcgccgcgc
    32041 tgaatttgct gcgcgacaag gtctcggggc tcgagggcgt gaggccggaa atcatcaaag
    32101 gccacaccgc gcgtaccatc attgatttcg ccaatgaaca cagctttgac tgcattgtca
    32161 tcggatcgca caaaccgggg cttagcgact atttccttgg ctcaacggcg tcacgagtcg
    32221 tgcgccatgc aggctgtgca gtgcatgtgc atcgccgaac ctaaacagct catcgcgctg
    32281 gcaaagcgcc caatacagga cggacacaca agatatgaac atagacaaga agatcacgga
    32341 tgacctggtg gccaacgata tctcgttcgt caccaccgtt ccgtgcaagc aactggccgg
    32401 agttattgcc gagattgacg cccatgacag catctaccac atcccttcta acaaggaaga
    32461 tgagggcatg ggcctgtgcg cgggcgcatg gatgggtggc aagcgtcctg cgatcatcat
    32521 gcagaacacc gcgatcgggg taacgatcaa tacgctggcc acgctaatcc agtactaccg
    32581 gatgcccttg cccatgctga tctcgtaccg gggcgagctg cgcgaaccca tcgcctgtca
    32641 ggtggaaatg gccgtgcaca ccaaggcgct gctggcacag ttgaatatcc cgacctatca
    32701 ctttcacaat caggcggatg tcgaggaact ggatgcgatc ctgaaataca ccttcatgtg
    32761 caacaaaccg gtcgccattc tgaccgacgc caatttctgg ggaggctacg gcgaccaatg
    32821 atccgttctg acgttttgaa agaaatcgct ccgatcctgc gtgatcagct tgtggtctgc
    32881 aatatcggta ttcccagtca ggaattgcac gccatcgacg atcaacccag caatttctat
    32941 atgctgggga caatgggtct ggcctcaagc atcggcctgg gcctggcgtt gtcgcagccc
    33001 aaaccggtga tagtcatcga cggtgatggc tcggtcctga ccaatctggg cactttgccg
    33061 accatcgcca acaacgtagc cgacaattac atcctgctaa tcgtcgacaa cggctcttac
    33121 ggctcgaccg gcgatcaacc gacctacgcg ggacagaaaa cctcgctgac gaaaatggcc
    33181 gaggcggcag gctgcgagcg cgtgatcgag tgtcaggccg aagacaccgg ccgggtgctg
    33241 caagaggcgc tggatgccaa acagatgacc atcattgtgt gtaaatgcga aagcggaaac
    33301 gccaagatgc cgccgatcac gatggaccca gtcgtcatcc gcgaccgctt tatgaaagcc
    33361 gtgatggcct gatgctagcc accatccaca gtgccgaaga tgcccgtcgt ctggcgcggc
    33421 ggcgtcttcc gtggatggtg ttcgactaca tagatggcgc agccggtacc ggacaagggg
    33481 cgatacgcaa tcgcgcggca ctggacgcca tgaccctgtg tccacgggta ttgcgagatg
    33541 tcagcgagcg gacgttggaa acgcgacttt ttggcaagcc cgcgcagcgc ccctttggca
    33601 ttgcaccgat gggcatgtgc aacctgtccg cgcccggtgc cgatctgatg ctggcacggt
    33661 tggcggcgcg ttatgccata cctctgggtg tatcgaccgt cgcctcgacc cctatggaga
    33721 agctgatcga gattgccgaa gggcacgcct ggtttcagct ttattttagc ggagacggcg
    33781 cgggaacgtt caagctggtc gatcgcgcaa aatcagccgg gtacaagacc cttgtgctga
    33841 ccgtcgatgt ccccgaagtg ggtcgccgac cgcgcgaact gcgccacggg ttcaagatgc
    33901 ccttccgcat cggtccacag cagtttctgg actttgcgat gcatcctcgc tggtccttgg
    33961 ccacattgcg gtcgggaaag cctcagatgg ccaatttcct gatggaaggt tacgagttcg
    34021 accgtaccga aagccgggcc aaagccacgt gggaaacgct ggcccgcctg cgtgaccaat
    34081 gggacggaaa cttggtgctg aagggtattt tacaccccga agacacgctg gcggcaaaat
    34141 ccgccggagc cgatgcggtt caggtgtcca gccacggcgc acgacagttg gacagcgccc
    34201 cagccgcctt tgacgccttg cgcctgatac gagatgccgt tgggccggaa tttccgctgt
    34261 tttacgacag cgggctacgc tcgggtgaag acgcagtcaa ggctatgatt tccggcgcca
    34321 attttgtgtt cttcggccgg gtcatgcaat acgcaatcgc cgccgctggc gaggctgggc
    34381 tgcatcagct ctgggacgtc ttgagcgatg aattcagcat cacaatggct cagatcgggg
    34441 ccacttccat cgacgatcta aacccctgac catttggctg aactcttctg cccaggcttt
    34501 ttgaccacca atttctaggt tggcttcgtg ggttcggtca tcagatgtgc agcggactgg
    34561 ttgaacaggg tggcgtgttg cttggccgtg gccttgcccg agaactgagc gtccttgtgc
    34621 aggttgatcg cgtcgatcac cgacgggcgc gctttgatac gctgacgcca agcggccaca
    34681 ttggggaatc cgtccagtga aacccccaag ggtttcgcaa taaaggccca agggaaacac
    34741 atcatgtcca cgatggaata gcgatccagc atataatccc gaccctccag ccaggtttcc
    34801 atcaccgcca gcgcgcgctc gaattcgcct ttgtagcgtt tatgggcata gggctgatct
    34861 tcggggctgt aattcacgaa gtgactcagc tgcccaccca tcgggccttg gttggcggcc
    34921 tgccagaaca accactcgtt aaaggctatc cgttcggccg gggtttgcgg cccgaactgt
    34981 cccgtccgct cagccagata gagcagaatt gcgccgctct cgaatacggt ttgcggccca
    35041 tcaggcgcgt cgtgatcgac aattgcgggc attttcgcgt tggggctgat ggcgcggaag
    35101 gcaggcgtga actggtctcc ggcgcgcaga ttcattagga cggtgcgatg ctccaacccc
    35161 gtttcgccca gcatgatcgc cactttccaa ccattcggag taggagaata gtaaaagtcg
    35221 atcatgaggc gtctcctgac tgcgcctccg cgcgcactgc gtctgtatgt tcgcccagct
    35281 ctggcgccgg gcgcagatcg gttgcgggcg tgccgtgaaa tacggcggca gggcgggttt
    35341 gacgcaatcg gcccgccgcg ggatggtcat attccacgat catcccgttg gcgtgcaatt
    35401 gtggatgttg gcgcatctct tgccgggtca gaacaggtgc acagggcacc ccggcctttt
    35461 ccagttcggc caacagggtg tcacggtcga tttcctgcac gatagtctgg gtcagctcca
    35521 gccgggcatg gcggttgatg tcgcgcaatt cgggggtctt gaaccgttca tcttccagaa
    35581 catcgaggcg acccgtggcg tgggccagcg cctcccaatg cttgttgagc atgaccgaga
    35641 tgctgagata cccacccttc accttgtaga tcaggtcgtg gaaagactgg ctttcctctt
    35701 tctccatctc atcgccaaca aatgtgtggc cgttcatatc cgaggcccaa aggaaagctg
    35761 tcaccgtgtc cagcatcgac agggtcactt tctgcccctg ccccgtgcgt tcgcgtgcga
    35821 acaacgcagc ggtgatcgcc tggctcgctt gcaccgccgt caacttgtcg ggcagaatgg
    35881 tgcgcaccag acgcgggcgt tcctcgtccg aaccggcctg taccgtggtc aaggccgaca
    35941 aagcctgaat cagcgggtca tataccggtt tattcgccaa gggaccgtcg aacccgaagc
    36001 ccgaaatcga catatagacc agacgcggat tcagagcgct taacacctca tagctcaggc
    36061 ccaaacgatc cacgacaccg gggcggaaat tctggatgaa cacatctgcg gttttgacca
    36121 gagacttgat catctcgata tcgtcagggt tcttcagatc cgccactacc gagcgcttgt
    36181 tgcggttgtt attgaggtat gaggccgaat gcccaccccg ccgcgtggcc acatggcggg
    36241 taaaatcgcc ttcggcgcgc tcgatcttga tgacatctgc gccctgatcc gcaaggatca
    36301 tcgtgctcat cgggcccgag accacagccg tcagatccac cacccggacg cccgacagcg
    36361 gcccgttgcg ccgaaggttt tcgctttgtg tcatctccag atccttttga tccccgtgcc
    36421 gatgctaact ccggcaccgg ccagaacgta gagcaaaaag ctggggtgtc gtcgtccaat
    36481 atgcaagcac ccgctgcatt tgcaccagtt ttgtggacta aatactcacc tatgaggccg
    36541 ttttctgaaa acgccttggc aactcatcat gttacaagcc tcaggcgttc ttcgggcatc
    36601 cctgcgcagc gcttcatctg ttgcgttcgc gctgcaaatg tcttgacggc cgctgcacta
    36661 gacaaagcct tttacctgta ggaacctgta gccaaacaga aaacagggag acatttgatg
    36721 aaactgcttt ccagcacagc tttggctttg atggtctctg cgacggtggc gtatgccgca
    36781 ggcggtggtg cctgtgccat ggacaaaaca cttgtggaag gaacgctgac catcgccact
    36841 gggaacccgg cctattatcc ttgggtgatg gatgacgcgc ccgaaagcgg tcaggggttc
    36901 gaagcggctg ttgcttatgc catcgctgat aaaatgggtt tcagctcgga tgatgtcacc
    36961 tgggtccgca ccagcttcga tgaggcgatt caacctggcg cgaagaactt tgacttcaac
    37021 atgcagcaat actcgatcac cgccgagcgc gaggaaatgg tcgatttcag cctgccatac
    37081 tacgcctcgg ccatggcggt tctgacaact caaaatgtgg tcgacaacgg cgcccaagca
    37141 acattggaca gcctcaaggg tttgaaatgg ggtgccgtgg ccaccacgac tgcgctgccg
    37201 atcctcaatg acctgatcca acctgccagc gatccgctgc tttacaatga caatgccgat
    37261 gtgaatgccg ccattatggc gggccagatc gacgccgcac tgtatgatct gcccacggca
    37321 ctttatctgt cggccgtggt ggtggaaggc ggcgcgctct tgggtcagtt cccgccggac
    37381 aagtcggaaa accccgatca gttcggactt ctgatggagg aagggaaccc gttgaaggaa
    37441 tgcgtcgacg cggcgatatc tgaactaacg gaaagtggcg agcttgccgc catcgaggcc
    37501 caatggctgg ccgaggccac gggtgttccg gtcatcgaat aaatgagcga aacatcggtg
    37561 cagaacaagg cgaccgagcg ctctggctcg gcgcccacgc ggcgtgaggt ctatgaggcc
    37621 gggattcggc ggcgctcgaa ccggatcgcg ttgacttcaa cggctatcgt ggtgctggcc
    37681 attgtggtgc tagtgccgct tgcccccggc tgggatgctg tacagcgcgc ctttttcaac
    37741 ggtcgggtct ttgcggcgac gtttccgggc ctgctcgagg cctttctgct gaacgtgatg
    37801 atttttgcgt ggtccgcgcc gcttattgcc atcaccggcc ttgccattgc gctgtgtcgt
    37861 gacactcgcg cgccggcgct gtttccgctt cggctgttcg ggattgcgta tacggatatc
    37921 ttccgtggct tgccggtggt tctcgtcatc tatatcattg gcttcggggt gcccggcctt
    37981 ggcctaccga gaccctggaa cagcccctat atctggggca ccttggcgct ggtgctggtc
    38041 tactcggctt atgtggctga agttatccgt tccggcatcg actcgatcca tcagtcacaa
    38101 cgatccgccg cagcctcctt gggtctgagc gatcaggaca ccatgcgttt tgtggtattg
    38161 ccgcaggcta tccgcaacgt tgttcctgcc aatatgaacc tcttcattgc cttgcagaag
    38221 gacgtggcgc ttttgtcttt catcggtccg gtcgagattt ttcgtcaggc cggggtctac
    38281 aaatcgcttt acgcgaattt tacgccctat gtcggtgccg cgctcatctt cctagccctg
    38341 accatccctg ccacacgata tgcagattat ctgatgaaca agcagaaccg ggcgcgcaca
    38401 tgacgacgaa actatccttg cgaggggtac gcaaacggtt tggcgatcac gaagtctgca
    38461 aaggcattga tctggacgtg gccgagggcg agatggtctg tctgatcggg gcgtccgggt
    38521 ctggcaaatc gacgctcttg cgctgcatga acctgctgga accgattgac gatggcgcga
    38581 tttggctgga cggcgcggac atatccgagc cggggctgga cccacagcct gtgcgccagc
    38641 aaatcggcat tgtatttcaa agctacaacc tctttcccca catgaccgca gccgagaacg
    38701 tgatgctggc cccgcgtcgt gtacgtggtt tgagccggca agacctgctt ccaagggtaa
    38761 cgcagctttt tgcccgcttc gggttgggcg aacggatggg gcactatcca gatcagcttt
    38821 caggtggcca acagcaacgg gtggcgatca tccgagcgtt ggcgatggag ccccagatca
    38881 tgctctttga cgagataaca agcgcgcttg atcccgaact tgtgggcgag gtgctggatg
    38941 tgctgcgcga tctgcgacag cagggcatga ccatggtgct ggcaacccat gagatgggtt
    39001 ttgctcgaga actggctgac aaggtctgct ttctggatgc aggtcgtatt ctggaacaag
    39061 gcccgcccga ggtacttttt gctgcgccgc aagaagaacg caccaaggcc tttcttgcgc
    39121 gggtcctctg accatattgg tcccgcccag tgggcgtccg caacatcctt tgctgcatcg
    39181 tttccacctt tactgttgcg cgcaggcatc ttgttatggg ttgatcaaag caacttggta
    39241 cttgtcgaga atttccgcca gttcagcacc gtaagagaac aggggttcgc tgcggactga
    39301 tcggactttg gtcatcccac gttcaaatac tgccacatta gactgttcat tcaggcggga
    39361 tgaaaaaatg atcccgtcgg gctgatcttt atgttcatga atggccagtg accaaatctg
    39421 tcccaattca tgagactgtg cccggaccgc atctgtcggg atccgataag acagggtgcc
    39481 tgacccacgg aggtccaaaa gtttcaaagg ttctgttgtg gcgatttgaa ctatcgacca
    39541 tccttgcaga tactttcgag agatggggat accttccttg ccggcgccca gcccgctgtc
    39601 gcgtatgatg gcttctaaaa cgcaagtttc gacactcgtc ccgaaataaa cagtcgcgta
    39661 cgtatcggca gtgccgctac caatcctggg atctgagaaa cggcttggag cggggcgaaa
    39721 ccccaacggg tttggatatc gtgtctgaaa cgcgcgaaaa tgcggcacct ggtcaaggtc
    39781 aacaagattg agatcgcgcg cgtggaatgc ctcggtcggc aggaattcat caggaaacag
    39841 actgtctggc attaagttgt gctaccgcca agtacaccat ctatatgcgc cagaactttt
    39901 gaggcttctc cacggcgaag tttttcgtag acgggctctc cttgcgcatc cggaaaagtt
    39961 tcggtcagca tccgataggc cgtccaggcg tcaccgtcca aacgatcaat gacctcgctt
    40021 agtccctcaa ttgtttctcc ggtcggcaag atttgccact cgggatattt gagcgtcttc
    40081 ggccccccgc gcaaagcaag aagctgtccc gatttgcggc gcttgtcgat tgcttggcgt
    40141 gtaacaccaa tgagatcggc caattgaggt gtggtcagca tctcatcacc agcaagcaca
    40201 gctttgctcg cggcaacgcc gcgtcgttca gcggcgcgca gtgccttctc aagcgggcta
    40261 ttgaccacgg aacctgtcga ctttgaaact tcgacaaact ttgccaaagt atatgatttt
    40321 tcgcgccgac cgcctcgggc gtgtttaccc ttcgaaccct tcttgacacc tgccgtaagc
    40381 gtctttgcgg cggggatatc ggtatgaatc ctgacacttc cctgaacata ctcaacgtta
    40441 ctgacggcat gctccacgcc atagaaggcc ttttgcgtac tagggttgcc tgtctgcgga
    40501 atgctcggct cggaactatg accaaaggcc acaacctcct cttcgcccag gttggacaac
    40561 atggtcctca aagcggcccc gagatcggca tcacttgcat tcatatcgaa cgatgacacc
    40621 tcaaccccac cgggcatcgc ggcggaagtt cctgttttca tgtttgtttt tcgggtcata
    40681 tcggaaaccg tttttgtgaa agcgtgagaa gcgatcagtc cgcactagac ttcaacggac
    40741 actactacgc tctgccaata tggtatcaat tgacaatttt gtcaacttga gcaacctagt
    40801 caactttgcc aacctaacaa aagcacacgg aagattccct gtatgaaact gacaactagc
    40861 tgaaatgaat tatgaaatgc ctcaaatacg ccacctcagc ggacgattga gtgcacctta
    40921 gctaccacga tttcccacta ggagattcat cttcaacata gctacggagc gcgtcgatat
    40981 ccgaaatctc ggcatggttt cgattgatat tcacaccaac tgttttgagc ctggaaaacg
    41041 ctcggcttag gctttcgggt ttcattccca aacgaccggc aataagcatc ttgtcgtaag
    41101 gtagcgacac gtcgcaacga ccttcgtcgc tgtcgcaaag gttcaacaaa aactcggcga
    41161 cccgctgagc gcccgtttgc gccttgagct gctctagttg agcgaccaac gaatgcaaat
    41221 gggtaaacgt ggacgccagg attgatattc ctatttcggg gtcttctttc atcaacgaga
    41281 tcaggatcgg gctggggata tgcatcaatt cgcaagccga taccgcttcg gctgataccg
    41341 gatacggtac gtttcgcagg gccacagcct cgccaaaact gtcgccgcgc ttgaaaacac
    41401 tgacgacagc ttctgcgccg gtcggtgtaa tgcgaaacag tttaatccac cccgccagta
    41461 caacgtgaac agccttcgca gtttcttcct gaaggaaaat tgtctcgcca cgatcatatt
    41521 gccgccatat cgcatggctc aacagcgtct cgacgtgctg atccggcaaa ctgcgcagca
    41581 aaatcgactg acgtgcgatc gctttttgtg cttcatgagg caagaatact ctcccggtgt
    41641 cttttaagcc gccgaaaaac caccgtccgg gcagactgtc tttaagttat gtcaaacccg
    41701 cagcgttcgc atcaatcttt tgatgccggg tcaacttgac aatagtcatg tcgaaagctg
    41761 cacgcctggc ttacccttgg tgcaacgcca gcaatccggg ggagcacgaa atggactacg
    41821 agcgattttt tacccagcgc cttaatgccc ttcgggacga aggaaactat cgtgtattca
    41881 tagacctgca acgacgctgc gggttttttc ccaatgcaag gcaaaccgat ggcaccgcag
    41941 aacgagatgt gcgcatctgg tgttccaacg actatctggg catgggtcag caccccgctg
    42001 tcattgccgc catgcatgac gcgctggatc gctgcggcgc aggtgcgggc ggcacgcgca
    42061 atatttcggg caccacccat gaccacgtgc tgcttgaggc tgaactggcc gacttgcatg
    42121 gcaaagaggc cgcgctgctg ttcacctcgg gctatgtgtc gaactgggcg gcgttgggga
    42181 cgctggcggc aaaaattcca gacctgatcg ttttctctga tgcgctgaac catgcctcga
    42241 tgatcgaagg catccgccac tcacgggcac agaaggtgat ctgggcccat aacgaccttg
    42301 cagatcttga ggccaagctg gccgcagccg accccgacgc gcccaagatg atcgcctttg
    42361 aatcggtcta ttccatggat ggcgatatcg cgcccatcaa agagatttgc gatctggcag
    42421 ataaatacgg cgcgatgacc tatttggacg aagtccacgc cgtcgggctg tatggccccc
    42481 gcggcggcgg tattgccgaa cgcgaagggc tgatggatcg cctgaccgtg atcgagggca
    42541 cgctgggcaa agcgtttggc gtggtgggcg gctatatcgc ggcctcggcc gcgctttgtg
    42601 acttcgtgcg cagctttgcc agcgggttca tctttaccac agcactgcca ccttctgttg
    42661 cggcaggcgc tgcggcgtcg atccgacatc tgaaacagtc gaatgtagag cgcgacctgc
    42721 aaaaagcccg cgtggcgcag gtgcgcgcgc ggctagatgc ccagggcatt ccgcatctgc
    42781 ccaaccccag ccatatcatc ccggtcatgg tggccgatcc agtgaagtgc aaattcatct
    42841 cggacacact gttggaggag ttcggcatct atattcagcc gatcaactac cccaccgtcc
    42901 ccaaaggaac cgagcgtctg cggatcaccc cctcgcccat acatacggat gaagatatcg
    42961 accatctggt cggcgcgctg tccgctctct ggcagcgttg ccagatcgcg cggatgccga
    43021 tggcagctca ataaccaaag cgcccccacg cttgaaaggc cgtcgcccct tggggtggcg
    43081 gtttttcata tcaggtagag gccaaacaac accactgcaa agcagatcag accaaagctg
    43141 aagccgcgca gccaggcagg gctgtgagca aggtccaaat agcgggccag gatgaggcgc
    43201 gatttgatca gcccaagcaa caggatcgct gcggccagtg ccgatctggg gatcggcaac
    43261 gggatcagca gggccgacgc aacagtcagc gccagcaaag ccacccaggt gcgtgtgagc
    43321 gggttcagga gcctccggcg gccgtatttg gaacaagaag aaagtgcgga catcgccctt
    43381 atcccaaaag gtaaataaca gggaacagca ttatccagac cagatcgacc atgtgccaga
    43441 actgggcgcc cacctcgatg ttgcgggggt ggtcgtgcca ggcgaccagc agaagcacac
    43501 ccacaccggc cagcacatgt gccgcgtgaa agccggtcag caggtagtag aataggaaga
    43561 acgggtgtgt ttcgaacgag atgccctggg cggctttgtc cgcgtattcg atccctttga
    43621 tgatcaaaaa gacaacaccc agaagggccg cgccgatcag gctgaaccgc gcagctttgc
    43681 cacgctcagt ctgccgccaa tgcagtgcca ttgccgccag ataccctgac gtcaccagaa
    43741 ctgcggtatt cagggcggct ccggctcggt gcagatgcga ctgcgcctcg gcaaagcctg
    43801 tcgggtcggt caggcgcacg cccatgaacg cgattaggcc cgcgccgaaa accagcagtt
    43861 ccgagatgat caatacccac atcagcaact cgcccggaag tgcgtcgatc agagagctgt
    43921 cgctcatgcg ccgaccaatt ggcggtagat ctgcggcagc gccatggtca ggcggtgcgg
    43981 gtcggggatg acggcgaaac caccctggcc aaacatgcgc gggaaccagc ttttgccgat
    44041 cttgtcgata gttacaccga ataccgattg cccggcgcgg cgcgcctcgc ggatcgccat
    44101 gcaggtgtcc tcgattccgt ggcgaccttc gtagtggtcc agatcgttag gtttgccgtc
    44161 ggtgacgacc aacagcaagc ggcgttttcg ggattgcgcc gccagatcgg ccgagcaatg
    44221 gcgaatcgcg gccccaagcc tcgtgtagtg acctggacgc agcgaggcga tgcgttgttc
    44281 gacggtgcag cccatcggct catcgaaccg cttgcaacgt tgcagaaaga cgcgctgacg
    44341 tttcagcgaa ctgaaggcgt ggatggtgaa atcgtcgccg caggcattca ggccccaagc
    44401 taaggctgcc aacgcctcgc gttcgatgtc gattaccgcg cgaccagtga cggcactttc
    44461 ggtcgagcgg ctgacatcca gcaggatcga gaccgccaga tcgcgcgcct cggggcggga
    44521 ttgcatccag atgcgttcat tgccttcgcc gctggcatgg cgatcggtct cggcacgcac
    44581 ggcggcttct atatccagct gatcaccgtc cagatggcca cgcgtcatga cgcggcccgg
    44641 gcgcagagcc tcgaactgac gtttgacggc acggatgcgg cgggcggtgg ccggattctt
    44701 gccaaactcg gcggcgtcgt cgcggatatc ggcgtcggac agcaaaacgt tcacatggtc
    44761 tggcaggtac tgaccggtgc gcacatccca ttcgggatag agaattcggc ccgacaggcg
    44821 ttcgcgattc acgtcctcgg gggccaggtc cagatgcagt ttcagcttgg tgggcggggc
    44881 tttggaaatc tggcccagcc cgatctcttc ctgatcgtcg gcggcttttt tggcgttgtc
    44941 ggggtcgtca tcatcgatgc gccggttgat gttcaggaac tcggcccagc taaggatggc
    45001 ttcgaactta tgcaggatga aactgtcgct gcggttggcc tgatcggatt tgcgacggcg
    45061 agcgcggtgg gttttttcgc ccgattcctc gggttctcct tcggtgtcgg ggttctcgac
    45121 ctcattgtgt tcggaaaagc cgacggtgcg tagctctggc cacaggggca ccgggcgaaa
    45181 gcgttgatag ccgcgcgggg cctcagcctg aaggtccaga taggcgcggg cccggtcgga
    45241 cagcggatcg ggatcgccaa gcatgtttcg gatgatgctt tcaaccgccg cttcggcagg
    45301 gggcagatcg gggacgctgc gttgatgcag caaacccttg cacagctcgg catatagcgg
    45361 gcgcaggccg ggggcgtctt ccagggtgtc cctgaccatc tgccgggccg cagccagcgc
    45421 gcgcagatca gcgcgcagca ggtcggtttc gtctgtgcgg gttccggcat gggccgctgc
    45481 agcggccagc cagacataaa gcgcaccatt ggcctcgcgc agcggataga ccgctaatcg
    45541 gtcgggcaga cgcagaacct ctccgtcgaa cgaggcgcgc ggcatcagct cggcctcggt
    45601 cgccagtttg cggcgccagc ttagacggtg gcgtgaaatc tcgggtgaga ccgagcgcaa
    45661 ttcaacgccc gggctacccc caagtcctcg aaagaggacg gccagccgcc ccgcgacctc
    45721 tgagaggtcg accgcggctc catcatgcac cttgggtgca tcgaggcggc tggcaagggt
    45781 gtgccacagt ttcccgatcg tttcttcggg ttcccatggc tcaaaatcga tcctgaccat
    45841 cggccggcct cacccaaaga cagccgtgac aagatcgagg agcccgcgtt tgatatcctc
    45901 gtcatctgtc agaggttcaa ccatagcggc aaggatggcg cggtcggtgg acatgccctg
    45961 tgcgatcagt gtcgcggcat agacgaccaa acgggtagaa acgccttcct caaggtcctg
    46021 acccttgagt ccgcgtagct tgttcgccag ccggatcagc ggcttgcagc gttccagcgg
    46081 caggccactt tccttggcaa caacttcggc ctccatttca ggcgacggga agtcgaactc
    46141 cagcgagata aaccgctgcc gggtcgaggg tttcagggtt ttcaggatat tctggtatcc
    46201 ggggttatat gatgcgacca gcatgaaacc gggcgcggcc tcaagctctt cgccggtgcg
    46261 gtcgatcggc aggatgcgcc ggtcgtcggt cagcgggtgc agcacgacgg tgacgtcttt
    46321 acgggcttcg accacctcat caaggtagca gatcgcgcct tcgcgcaccg cgcgggtcag
    46381 ggggccgtcg acccagacgg tttcaccgcc tttcagcaga tagcggccga tcaggtcggc
    46441 agcggccaga tcgtcatggc aggccacggt ataaagcggg cggccaagcc gagcggccat
    46501 atgggccaca aaccgggtct tgccgcagcc tgtcgggcct tttagaagaa ccggcaggtc
    46561 gttgttgtaa gcggcgcaga acacatcgca ttcatcgcct tggggcaggt agaagggggc
    46621 gtttgccgcc ccctcactca gtttaatgga gccgtccata tccatcactc cgcaggggtt
    46681 tcagctgcgc cgggttcaat cacctctttc cgggggaccc atagcgagta gatgaacagc
    46741 agcgcgccaa ggacaacgac cacaccagac cccagacgca tccagtagaa gatcgcaatc
    46801 tggtcctgaa catccatgaa gtagtctccg accacccgct gcatgtgtgt ctggacggtg
    46861 ccaccgaagg tcagcacaaa ggtcatgaag accatgcccg aggacatcag ccagaacgat
    46921 cccatgttca gcacctgatt atacggatcg cggtttttca ggatcggcat ggcatagctg
    46981 aagatcgcca ggttcaggca gacataggcg ccatagaagg ccaggtgacc atgggccgcg
    47041 gtgatctgcg tgccgtgggt atagtagttc accccgtgca gcgtatgcag gaagccccag
    47101 acaccggcac caaagaaggc cagcgtcgca cagcccagcg accacagcag agcggccttg
    47161 ttgggatggt cccggcggcc tttccagacc atgacgaagg caaaggccat catcgcaaag
    47221 aacgggatca cttcgaggct tgagaagatc gacccgatcc actgccagta ggcaggcgta
    47281 ccgatccagt aatagtggtg ccctgtgcca aggatgccag agaacagcgc cgcggcgacg
    47341 atgacataga gccatttctc gaccacctca cggtccacgc ctgtcagctt gagcatcaga
    47401 taggccagga tcgaggccat gatcagctcc cacacgcctt caacccacag gtggacgaca
    47461 taccaccagt attgcttgtc gagcgacagg ttgccggggt tataaaaggc aaacaggaac
    47521 agcagcgcca gaccccacag acccaacaaa aggatgttgg tgatcgcggt cttcttaccc
    47581 ttcagaacgg tcatcgacac gttgtaaagg aagatcagcg cggcaacgac gatgccggcc
    47641 ttgacccatt tgggttgttc caggaactcg cgtccctctt tacccagcag ccagttgcct
    47701 tcgaacaggt tgaacgtata ggtcagcacc acgcccagtg ttccgaggat caggatcgcc
    47761 agttgcgcgt aggccagcgt gggcgaatga atttcgcgtt ccgcctcttc ggggatcaga
    47821 aagtacgccg caccaaagaa gccggtaatc aaccagacga ttagggcatt ggtatgcagc
    47881 atacgcacga tgttgaacgg caacagatca gccaggaagt tcggaaacac atagatcaga
    47941 ccggccagca ggccgccgat cacctggatc gcgaacaggc ccattgcgaa tgcgaaatac
    48001 gcgtaggcca ctttttggga ttcatatttc attgttccgg ttcccttctc agcccgcctc
    48061 gttgggcggc cagtcctgag cgtcaatatt gtccgtccag atcaggaagt tcgccagatc
    48121 gcggatatct tcgtcgctga ggttgaaatt gggcatttgc cggcgaccgg gaatgccggt
    48181 cggctgcgcc tccatccagc ccttgaggga ctcaaaggcc gattccgggt cgtccagcac
    48241 gccccaacgg gtcatgacgt tgccgacttc gggggcatag tatgcgccct cgcccaggat
    48301 cgtatgacag ttgatacagg cgtgtttttc ccagacatgt ttgccccgga ccacgctttc
    48361 atccagcttg gcggtgtttt ccgaccgcag gatatacaga tgggaatggg ccgacaaagc
    48421 cagaaagatg aggataaaga acagggaccc gccgtagaat atattgcgag ccatgctctt
    48481 ggtcatgact tcacgcattg cgctctcctt tgcgcagatt agctagtatg ggcagaatgg
    48541 agattgggca ggcccggctc cttaacgaaa gtcaagcctg tgggatttta cgcggatcgg
    48601 gctgcgcggg cgcccgtcaa cgcgggccac atcgcaagca gatacagggc aaaagccgca
    48661 acccacagcc cgtccgacag cagcatcgcc accagatagc ccgcgttcag atcggtgccg
    48721 atccaacggg tcagcgcggc gacggccatc agcccgtagg ccaccaccat cggtcccggc
    48781 gcgaccaaat cgcgcccact gtgacccagt gcggcgcgac tcatgacggc caaggtcata
    48841 cccccaacac agccgatgcc taatacgtgc agcgcggcga cctcattgcc caggccaagc
    48901 ccggccagac cccataggat cagacccagc gccaacatgc ccagccccag atgcagcgcc
    48961 aaaaggatcg gttggtgcag ggtccagcga gtgcgccagc gtgccatgcg cagaacctga
    49021 accccaccca gcagcagggc caacgccgcg gcaacccgac ctatgccgaa gaccaacacg
    49081 ctcagcggca gggtcagcgc caacaccatc cccgccctgt ccaacgccgc gacagatacc
    49141 ggccactccg cctcgggaac agcggcacgt ttcatggcgt tgcgagtaaa agctggcgta
    49201 atccgtcctc ctaaaatggc gatcatcgca cacaaagtca gcaaacctgc gcgcaggccg
    49261 gtttgcagcg tgttttccgt cacccccatc cattccagat gcgttaacag atccgccacc
    49321 cagatgaaga ccagcaacag cagaaaaatc atgttttgcg gcttcggccg ccgcatcagc
    49381 tgagtcgcga tcttggccgc cagtatcggc aaaaaggtca gatcaaccgc cgcaaccaga
    49441 accggtgata tcatccctga aaaccacatg gccatccgcc ctgccaacca cattgcggca
    49501 gccaatgtaa tgaaccgcac gcgcgcgtcc gccgctcctg tccagttggg aactgccgtc
    49561 agaaaaaacc caccaagcgc tgcggttgca tagccgaaaa ccatctcatg tgcatgccac
    49621 attgggggcg tcatcccgta gttcggtgcc agatagggca cgcttaacca cagaccccag
    49681 accaacccga caaataggcc gtagagccca gcagacagaa agaaaacgcg aaacccttcc
    49741 ccaaatacgc gggttatgat tgtgggcatg gctgctctcc ttgacggttt tggtcatcct
    49801 atcaaggcgc tcaaccgcac tgcttaacca aagtcaaaac ccggcaaaca tgcccgtaag
    49861 actcagattt cactgtcgga ttttctggct tttttcgcgg ctgacgacaa attgcctcgg
    49921 cactgttgac tttcgtcaag gatcgccggt cgccgatgtc tcaggcttgg acctgcctca
    49981 ccagcaaacg gagagtgatc atgtcacttg gaatcagcta caataaaacc ggtcgcgcct
    50041 ttggggtcgg tttggcgatg ctgctgggca gcgtcgctgc acctgccctg gcagaagagc
    50101 caaccctgag caaagaagcc tttgaatcct cgaaacagct gtactttgaa cgctgcgccg
    50161 gttgtcacgg cgttttgcgc aaaggggcaa caggcaaaag ccttgaacct gtggtcgaga
    50221 agaaaaatga cgatggcacc gtcaccgtat ccggtaccct gaaactgggt caggaacggc
    50281 ttgagaagat catcgcatgg ggtaccgaag gtgggatgaa caacttctcg gacgtcatga
    50341 ccgaggacga aatccgcgat atggcgacct acatccagat ggagccgccc aagccgcccg
    50401 agatgtcgct ggaacagatg atggcgaccc gcaaggtcta cgtggaaccc gaagattacc
    50461 cgaccgagcc tctgcatggc cgcaactggg aaaacttctt tgtcgtcatt gagcgtgacg
    50521 taggcaaggt ggccgtgatc gacggtgata ccaaggaagt gctagcgcat atcccaaccg
    50581 gctatgccgt gcacgttctg aaagcgtccg agcaccataa actggaagaa ccggaaaatc
    50641 cgggccgctt ctggtacacg atgggccggg acggcaagat gaccaagatc gacctgtggc
    50701 agaaccctga aaacatgctc gtggccgaag tcaccattgg gtatgacgcc cgcgacgtgg
    50761 ctgtttcggg tgacggtaaa tacgtcatcg gtggggccta ttggccgccg cactttgcaa
    50821 tcgtcgatgc cgaaaccatg gagccgaaaa aggttgtctc aacgcgcggt gtgaacgtgg
    50881 acggggatta tgtggaagaa agccgtgtgg ccgccatcta caccaccccg aacgagccca
    50941 catggattgt cgccgtcaag gaactcggcc agctctggca ggtggactac accgacctgg
    51001 acaacctgcg gatcgacaag atcgacagcg ccaagttcct gcatgatggg ttcttcgacc
    51061 caaccggtcg ctacttccag atcgccgcaa acgcgtcgaa caaaatggtt gtcgtcgata
    51121 cccagactca caagctggaa gcactgatcg acactgcgcc gctgccgcac cccggccctg
    51181 gtgcaaactg ggatgacccg aattgcggtc ctgttgcagg cacaacccac ctgggtgaag
    51241 gcacggtcac cgtttggggt aacgaccccg aaggtcaccc cgatcaggca tggcagactt
    51301 gctatgaagt tgaaaccgat ggacccggtc tgttcatccg gacccacccg gaatcagact
    51361 atatctgggc cgaccagacc aaacaccccg agcctgaaat tcagcaatcg gtgcaggtca
    51421 tcgacaaggc caccggtgag atcgtgaaaa caatccagat caccgaagag gaaggcaatg
    51481 tcgccgtcca cttcgagttc aaccaggacg gctccgaggt ctgggtttcc aagtggaacc
    51541 gctcgacctc gaaagagcct aacggtgaga tcgtgatctt cgacgccaaa acgctggaag
    51601 agaaagcgcg cgtgaaaggt ctgttcgcgc caactggcaa gttcaacgtc tacaaccggt
    51661 cgaaccacgt cacctgacgg gttcagcacc aaacaccgga aagggcgggc ccctcgcccg
    51721 ccctttcttc gtttgacttc tcatcaaaat ccacaggcct gacacccagg gccagaaaag
    51781 aaagccataa cggagactgg atatgacctc cgaaccggaa aagaaaaaac caatctggcg
    51841 ccggtatttc ctgtggggaa tgcccgtggc tggaatcgcc gcggcctttg tcggcggcat
    51901 catcttctgg ggcgggttca acaccgccat ggaagcgacc aacaccaagg aattctgcgt
    51961 ctcgtgccac gagatgcgcg atttcgttta cgaagaatac accggaacga tccacgacgt
    52021 gaaccgttca ggcgtcggcg ccgtctgttc cgattgccac gtgccgaagg actggacgca
    52081 caagatcatc cgcaagatca aggcgtctaa agagctgtat ggcaagatgg tcggtaccat
    52141 caacacgcgc gagaaattcg aagccaagcg cgtgcacctg gcgatgaacg agtgggaacg
    52201 gatgaaggcc acagactcgc gcgaatgccg taactgccat gatttcgaat ccatgatgcc
    52261 cgagttccag aaaccccgcg cacggcagca gcacttgaac gcgatgaccg tcggtcagac
    52321 ttgtatcgac tgccacaagg ggattgccca ctcggatgcc cgtgatcggg cggacgagga
    52381 gtatctggaa gaactcgaag ccccgaaccc ggcctttatc cgcgagattc cggccgaata
    52441 tctggccagt ctggaacgga tcgaagccaa agaggccgca gaggccgagg ctgaaaaagc
    52501 tgcacgtgtt gcgcagcaag aggctatcca ggcgcagatc gcggcggctg ttgatgctgc
    52561 tctggccgaa cagcaagccg gcagcgacga aacagcctcg gcaggcggca gcgatgttgg
    52621 cacgaatatc gactggaatg cggtggctgg tgcggacatg aaactgttct accccggcca
    52681 ggcctcgttc gaatgggtgc agaatggtcg atctcatggg ggcgcacggc ctttgaccaa
    52741 gggcggcgac aaatgcacga cctgtcacgc cgccgagctg gacgcgatcg gcaacaagat
    52801 tgttgccggg ggagagcttg aaccgacacc gatccccgga aaacgcggtg tgatcgacgc
    52861 aaccgtgcag gcggcccatg atgatgagaa cctctatatc cgcctgcaat ggccggatgc
    52921 gggccacagc cctgccccgt tcgtggatgg tggcaagatg gaccccgaca accagatcaa
    52981 ggtggccatg atgatcaccg gcaccggtat cgaaatgggc gatcaggtgg gttgctgggc
    53041 ctcgtgccac gcggacaaca cctatatgcc ctttgatccg ggcgccgagg agattgcagc
    53101 aaatgcggat gtctcgggcc gtctggccgc tcaggacaca gtgactaagt atatcagtga
    53161 aagccggacc gagatcgaca ccaaaggccg ccggggcaag cctctgggtg gttgggacaa
    53221 gctgcacgcg gctgaacaga tcgagcaata tctggctgat ggcacctatc tggacctgat
    53281 gcgcgtctat gccgatggca gcgccaccaa cggctatctg ttggaacagc gcgtggtcaa
    53341 tgacggcgag attgccgcct cggccagcct ggacggcgga atgtggacgg tggtctttgc
    53401 ccgtccgctg aactcgggcg caccggggga tgtgccactg gacgcaggca aaacctacac
    53461 cgtcggtttt gcaatccacg atgattttgc cgccgcccgg ttccaccacg tgacactgga
    53521 taccagtctg gcgctggacg acgacagcgc gttcatcaac gtggttaaac agtaaacgac
    53581 aggggccgga cgatccggcc ccttccccaa agaagaggag atttggacga tgaaatccca
    53641 acaccttctt cccgtcctgc tgcttctggc tgcgcccgcg tgggcggatg acactgccga
    53701 actctgcgcc gaagccgaag accgctatgt cgagctgttc ggccagccct catccgcggt
    53761 cgaggatgcc gaggtggtgt tgatgtacaa atacaccttc tgcccggtcg acctgacggt
    53821 caaacccggg accactgtgc gctgggtcaa tgtggacaag cgcaccagcc attcggtgtt
    53881 gctgaaagat ggcagcgagc ccgaaagcga ccggcttttc cccgaggaat cggttgatct
    53941 gaccttcctc acccccggcc cgcaggacta cctgtgcgga ccgcattggg agacacagaa
    54001 catgatcgga atgatcaccg tcgaaccctg agccgaggca accatgcagg cagaacaaag
    54061 gagcgcgggc gcaaatcccg cgctccttaa ctttagtcaa ggcaagacgg ccgaaaatgc
    54121 gggaaccttg gggcaagaca cgcccggcct gcccagcaac gtcccataca cgcagcgcga
    54181 ttccgggtcc cgactacatt cagatcaagc gagtttgcac atgagcggta aggtttttct
    54241 gattggcgca ggccccggcg accccgagct gatgactctg cgtgcgctgc ggatgctgaa
    54301 ggaagcggat gtggttgtgt acgaccgtct tgtttcggcc gatattttga acctgcacgc
    54361 ggatggcgcg cggttagttc ccgtgggtaa ggcgcccaaa tgccatacgg tgccgcaaga
    54421 tcggatcaat gaaatcctcg tcgacgaagc ccgcgccggt cacacagtcg cgcgccttaa
    54481 gggcggcgat cccatgatct ttggccgtgg ctctgaagag gccgcctatc tgatggaccg
    54541 tggcattcct gtcgaatacg cgccggggat tacggcggcg cagggggcat cgtgctccac
    54601 tggcgtgccg cttacccatc gcgggattgc tacgtcggtg caatatgtca ccgggcaccg
    54661 gcaggccgac aaggtgctgg atcttgactg gaaacggctg gccgacccgg actcgacatt
    54721 ggttgtttat atgggcgtcg ccaatatcgg ccagatcgcc ataggcctaa tgaccgagaa
    54781 cctgcccgga tcaaccccgg ttctggctgt cggcaaagca acgaccccga atgagcgccg
    54841 catggtgtcc cggctggatc ggttggcggc ggatgtgcgc gaggctgatc tgaaagcgcc
    54901 tacgctgttc atcatcggca aagtggtttc gctttatgcc gaaaagcctt tggcggagct
    54961 gttggagcaa gcacatggct agtctcgccc atcgccgacc agggtttcgc gaggtcgcga
    55021 cgacccgcag tgcaggctgg accgcgcgcg ccgctctgac aaccgccgtg cttgtggcca
    55081 caaccgcctt tgccgccgac acgccggacc ccaacgccct gaaacggctg gtccaccaag
    55141 attgcggctc gtgccacggg ctgtcgctaa aaggtggact tgggcccgat ctccgacctc
    55201 aaaatcttga acactatgac gccgaaattc tgacaggcgt gatccttgac ggcatcccag
    55261 acaccgcaat gcccccatgg cgacccttga tcagtgaaga agaagccgaa tggatcgccc
    55321 gttacctgtt gcaacaggag acccaatgaa acacctcatc ctcacccttg ccgcgaccct
    55381 cttgatgacc acggcgcagg ccgaacccac agccaccgga gatctgggcc ttgtgatcga
    55441 acgggccaag ggctcggtcc tgctggtcga tcaatccgac cgcgccgcgc tggcccggat
    55501 cgaagggctg ggcgatttgt cccatgcctc attggtctat tcgcccgacg aacgctttgc
    55561 ctatgtgttc gggcgtgacg gagggctgac caaagtcgac atcgtcatcc gccagatcgt
    55621 gaaccgcgtg gtgcaggcgg gcaacgccat cggaggtgcg atttcggacg atggcaagct
    55681 ggtcgccgtc tcaaactatg aacccggcgg cgtgcgcgtc ttcgatgcgg atacgctgga
    55741 catggtcgcc gacatcccca ccgacagcaa aaccatcggt ctggtcgacg cgccaggccg
    55801 ccggttcgtg ttcaccatgt gggacacggg cgagacctgg attgccgatt tctccaaggg
    55861 tgacccggcg atcaccaaga tccccaacat gggcaaaaac ccctatgacg cgctgatcac
    55921 cgccaatggt cgcacctata tcaccggcct gtttggcgag gacggtctga ctgcgctgga
    55981 cttgtgggcc gagacgcccg aacccatccg cgtgctgccc aattacggac gcgggcaaga
    56041 ggaaatgcca gtttacaaga tgcctcatct ggaaggttgg gcgctgtcgg gccgcgaatt
    56101 cgtgctgccc gccgtgggtc atcacgaggt actgtggatc gacgccgaca ccctgaccga
    56161 gaccggtcgc acacagacgc acggccaacc ggtttttgcc atggcacgtc ctgacgggcg
    56221 gcaggtctgg gtgaactttg cccacccgct gaacgacacg gttcaggtga tcgacagcgt
    56281 cagcaaagag atcatccacg aattcaaacc aggacccgcc gtgctgcata tggaattcac
    56341 tccgcgcgga catgaggtct ggatcagcgt gcgcgatgcc aacaaggtca tggtctacga
    56401 cacgcaaagc ttcgagaaac tacgcgagat cgaggccgac agcccctccg gcatcttctt
    56461 caccgcacgt gcgcacaaaa cggggctgta gccgatgaaa catatcaccg acccgattga
    56521 tcgccgcctg ctggatgagt ttcaacgcga ttttcctgtc acggaacgtc cgtttcaggt
    56581 tttggcagat actctgggtc tagaagaatc tgaagttctg gatcgtctgg aacggatgcg
    56641 taaaaccgga cggatcacgc gggttggagc gacaattgcg ccgggcgcag tttcggccag
    56701 caccttggca gccgtcgccg tgccagagag ccgtttagaa gaggtggccg cgctgatcga
    56761 cgcggaaccc ggcgtgaacc acaactacca gcgcgaggat gagtggaacc tgtggtttgt
    56821 ggccactggc ccagaccgcg cgcatgtaga cgagacgctg gcacggattt cccggcgcac
    56881 cgggttgtgc gttctggacc tgcggttggt acgcccgttc aacgtcgatc taggcttccg
    56941 catgtccggc gcggagcgcc aagtgcccag cccgcgccac gttgactgct ccgtcatgct
    57001 ggatggcgac cgctctgtgt tgcaagcgct cagttccggt ttgcctttgg tgaccgaacc
    57061 ctatgcgttg ctggcgcacg cgctgggatg caatcccgcg caggtcatga accggatcag
    57121 agttctgcac gcggctggta tcatttcccg gctgggcgtc atcgtgcgcc accgcgcact
    57181 tggctggtcc gccaatgcga tggtggtctg gaacatgccc gccgaacggg tcgaagcagc
    57241 agggcccgca ttggccgccc atcccggtgt gaccttgtgc tacgagcgca acccggtcga
    57301 aggcgtctgg ccctatcgtc tttattccat gatccacgca cgttcgcgca ccgaagctct
    57361 ggacattctg gccggggctt cagcgttacc cgaactgtcg ggaaccaagc acaaagttct
    57421 gttctcaacc cgttgtttca aacagaccgg cgcattgatc caagccaaag aggtggccgc
    57481 atgatgctgg atgacaccga ccgcgcgatc ctgaaccgga tgcaggatga cttgccgctg
    57541 acctcgcacc cctatgcggc gatttctgat gagttgggga tcgaggaatc cgaccttctg
    57601 agtcggttga gccgcatgaa agaggatcgc gtcataaccc gattcggccc tttctttgac
    57661 gcggccgcaa tgggtggtgc cttttgcctc tgcgccatgg ccgtgccacc gcaggaattc
    57721 gaaaccgtcc tgaccaaagt caatgcacat ccagaggtgg cgcacaatta tgagcgcaca
    57781 caccggctga acatgtggtt cgttcttgcg accgagacgc ccgaggggat cgcaacggca
    57841 gccgagacca ttgaacggga taccgggatc acagtcctgc aatttcccaa acttcaggaa
    57901 tttttcatcg gcttccgggt agcagcatga ttgacgtaaa agaccgagag attatcgaag
    57961 cgctgcaagg cggtttgcct ttggttcccg ctccttatag gcaagttgcc gacaatttag
    58021 ggttggacga agacgatctt ctgttccgcc tggccgatat gaaatcgcgt ggcgtgatcc
    58081 ggcgcattgc ggcggcgccc aatcactaca agttgggcat gacatcgaac gggatgaccg
    58141 tctgggatgt cgcggatacg cgagttgccg aactgggccc gcagatcgga ctgctgcctt
    58201 ttgtgaccca ttgctatgaa cgcccccgcg ccctgcccga ctggccctat aacctgttcg
    58261 ccatggtcca tggatcggac ccgatcgagg tcgaggaaaa gcgcgcggag attgccgcca
    58321 tcctgggtga tgcctgccgg gcgcaggata tcctctattc cacgcgcatc ctgaaaaaga
    58381 ctggactgcg tctgaaacag aaaggctgag gaccatgttc cgcctgaccg aatacatgca
    58441 tcaactggtc gccccgatcc cggtacgccc gcgtcgcccc ggcccggtga agcctgtggt
    58501 gatctggaac ctaacccggc gctgcaatct gaaatgccgc cattgttata ccgtctcggc
    58561 ggatgtggcc ttccctggcg agctcagtca cgagcaagcc atggtcaccc ttgaggatct
    58621 gggccagttt cgcgtcccgg ccctgatcct ctcgggtggt gagccgctgg atcggttcga
    58681 tttcttcgac atctccaaac gcgcccgcga tctggtgccg atgctggccc tgtccacaaa
    58741 tggcacgcgg atttacgatg agaccgccga catgatcgcc gatgtggggt tcaactatgt
    58801 gggcatctcg ctggacggga tcggggccac gaatgactgg ttccgcggcg ttgaaggtgc
    58861 ctttgccgac gccctgcgcg gtgtgcgcga atgcaaaaag cgcggcatca aggtgggtct
    58921 gcgcttctgc ctgaccgagg gcacccagca ccatctgccc gatctgctgc aactgtgcga
    58981 cgacgaaggt gtggacaagt tctatctgtc ccatctggtc tatgccgggc gtggcgacaa
    59041 gaaccggggc gaagatgccg aacatctgcg cacccgcaaa gggctggatc tgctgctgga
    59101 gcgcgcgtgg gaggcggcgt ctggcgggcg tccgctggat atcgtcaccg gcaataacga
    59161 cgctgatgcg ggttacttcc tgaattgggt gcgcgcgcgg ttcgacgcgg acaaggccgc
    59221 ccatgtgcgg gatcatctgg cggcctgggg cggaaactcc agcgggttgg gcgtggccaa
    59281 tatcgacaat ctgggccgcg tgcatccgga cacctattgg tccgattaca cggtcggaaa
    59341 tgtgaaaacc aaaccgtttt ccgagctgtg gaccagcaat gatccgatgc tcgccatgtt
    59401 acgcacccgc ccgcgtccgc tgaagggacg ctgcggggca tgcacgttga aggacgtctg
    59461 tggtggcaat actcgtatcc gggctttgca actgaccggc gatccctggg ccgaagatcc
    59521 ggcctgttac ctgagcaatc aagaaatcgg cgtcgaagaa gcggtagagc ggctgcaagt
    59581 gacgccattc cgggggaaac gatatgatcc ggcgcatcaa ttcttctgac actctgaaaa
    59641 tcagcgcgct gtgcgccctg ctacttgcgg gcacctcatg ggctgacgcg ccttcggatt
    59701 acgcggaata ctgcgcctcg tgccatggcg agagccgctt gggcggcgtt ggcccggcgc
    59761 tgatccccga gacgttgaaa cggatgcgcg gcccccgcgt ggctgccgtg attgccgaag
    59821 gacgcacggc cactcagatg cctgcctttg cccatgagct ggatgcgttg cagatcgaag
    59881 aattggcggg ttggttgaaa tccccgttgg aaacggaccc tgaatggggt gaaaccgata
    59941 tcatggccag ccgtacgctg gacgatgact atgtgcctgt cgatgcgccg atctgggaca
    60001 gtgacccgat gaacatcacg ctggcggttg agaccggaga ccaccatgtc agcgtgctgg
    60061 acggcgacac gttcgaggtt ctggaccggt ttgagacgcc gtttgccgtg catggcgggc
    60121 cgaaattcag ccccgatggg cgctatgtgt tcatcatgtc ccgcgatggc tgggtgcaga
    60181 aatacgacat ctgggcgctg aaacaggtgg ggcgcgtgcg cgcgggcctg aacagccgca
    60241 acattgcaat gtcaggcgat ggcaaatggg tagccgtggc gaactatctg cccaattcgt
    60301 tgacgttgct atcgaccgag aatctttcgg tggcgtcggt tatcgaagtg aaaagcaaaa
    60361 gggtgtgccc agccgagtct cggccgtgta tcaggcgccg ccgcgtgaaa gctttgtgct
    60421 ggcgctgaaa gacgtgcccg aaatttggga ggtcttctac ggtgccaacc cgccgcaatt
    60481 cgggctgggc catgatttcc gcatcgaggg ccagttcaaa aatcctgacc cgttcccggt
    60541 gcgcaagatc accacgccgg attatctgga cgatttcttt ttcgaccaga gctatgaata
    60601 cgttatgggc gcgtcgcgcg atggcaaggg cggacaggtg attgatctgg taatcgggca
    60661 caaggtggct gatctggacc tgccgggaat gccgcatctg ggatcgggca tcacatggca
    60721 gcatggcgac acaaccgtta tggccacacc gcatcttacc gatggcacgg tgtcagtgat
    60781 cgacatgaaa agctgggaga ccgtcaaacg gatcaagacc gaagggccgg ggtttttcat
    60841 gcgcagccat gagaactcgc cttacgtctg ggccgatgtg ttctttggcc ctaacaagga
    60901 tgtcatgcat gtaatcgaca agcagagcct tgagatcgtg aagaccctgc gccctgcccc
    60961 tggcaagacc gtggcgcatg tggagttcac caaggatggc agccacgcgc tggtgtcgat
    61021 ctgggaggat gatggcgcag tgatcgtcta tgatgcgcag acgctggaag aggtccgccg
    61081 cctgccgatg cgcaaaccgt ctggaaaata caatgtctgg aacaaaatca ccttctcgga
    61141 aggcaccagc cactgacggg cgctggccgg tctggaaact gtccatcctg ctttacccgg
    61201 ccacggcttt gaccgtggcc atcaacctgt ttttggctgg gttgatcgcg catacccttg
    61261 gttttgcggt cattcccccg gtgacagcgc tgatctggtc agtgccgttg ggcgtgcctg
    61321 caagttggct ggcgggtcgt tggctgcgtg ggctgatgga tgaggccgac ggctaagtcg
    61381 cgaaaacctt cgcacctaac agaagtcaag tatcggtccg agagattccc tagaactctg
    61441 gaaaagaata ccgagttgga ttctctatgc ccgcctctaa ccctctgcac aacctccctg
    61501 ttcgcgcgtc ccgcgtggct tgtgcatggg cgggcaccct tcttctgctg ttgcaaatgc
    61561 ttggcccggt tctggcgagt cccggtcaaa gcatatgggt ggagatctgc tcggaggcgg
    61621 gggcggtttg ggttcaggtg gaccttgagg aggagaccga tgacccgacc gcgccctgcc
    61681 cgaaatgcgc cgattgcacc ttgtgtgccg tcaccacgct ggcgcagttg cccgatcagc
    61741 ctcatctggt cctatcccag aaggccggcc tcgccctgta ccggtgcgcc gatcagaacc
    61801 aaccccatga tcaggcccgc ttgtggcctg aaacccgagg gcccccgcac gcaaacctaa
    61861 aaacaactga acgcgccccg cgcgcttcca tggcgtctac tcaaagtatc ggaggtgcgc
    61921 catggtcgta agtcgcgcat tccaagccct gctggccttc accctgtcct gcctgatggc
    61981 gatcagcgcc catgccgaca gcctcgccag ctttctgccc gagattgagc ctgccgatct
    62041 ggtgcctggt gccgatgcct ttggcccggt gcgcgaggac gtcatggttg cccccgttct
    62101 gaaaggaggc gagacggtgg cctgggcgtt cctaacatcc gatttcgtgg gcaccaccgg
    62161 atattccggc aagccgatcc acgtggttgc tgccatcaat gacgaggcgg tgttgaccgg
    62221 ggtgcaactg gtcaaacact cggaaccgat cgtgctgatc ggcattccca atgcgcacat
    62281 ggttgagctg accgaaggct atgccgggct ggacctgaag gttgaggccg agacgggcgg
    62341 tgaggggcat gaccttgata ttatctcggg cgcgaccgtc acgatcatgg tgatcgacga
    62401 cagccttgtg cgtggtggca tcaaggtggc gcgcgcgttg gggttgggcg gattggcacc
    62461 ggcgcaggcc gacgggccca agcgcgaggt cgatatggcg caggacgcca tctatgactg
    62521 gacgacactg tcgggggacg ggtcaatccg gcgactgacg ctggatatcg ggcaggtcaa
    62581 tgccgcgttt gaggcgacgg gcgatcagcg cgcgatcaaa cgccccgaac ccggtgaacc
    62641 cgatgacacc tatatcgaca tgcatttggc actggtctcg gtgccgtcga tcggcaagtc
    62701 gctgctgggc gaggccgaat atcagaacat ggtcgactgg ctggacgagg gcgagcaggc
    62761 cattcttgtg ctgggacgtg gggcttacag ctttaagggt tcgggctatg tccggggcgg
    62821 gattttcgac cggattcagc tgatccaggg cgacaattcg gtgcggttct ttgacaagca
    62881 acaacgccgt ctgggcgaag ttgcagctcc cgatgcccca agctttacgg aactggacat
    62941 cttcaaaatc cccgccgatg ccgagtttga tccggccgag cccttccgcc tgcaactgct
    63001 ggcgcagcgg gccgtgggtg cggtcgagaa aacattcctg acctttgatc tgggctacaa
    63061 attgcccgaa tactatctgc tgcccgttgc ggcccctgcg gttgtcgatg acgccagcgg
    63121 tgaggctgcg gcaaaggctg cgctgtggca gcgcatctgg aaagaccgcg tggttgagat
    63181 tgtgatcctc agcgcgatgc tgctggtgct gacggcgacc ttcttcttcc agttccacgc
    63241 caccatgaat gcacgcgtgt tctactggtt ccgcatcggt ttcctgacca tgacgctgtt
    63301 cttcatcggc tggtacgcca acgcgcagct gagcgtggtg aaccttatgg cgctggcggg
    63361 cagtctgcgc acggggttct cgtgggatgc cttcctgctg gacccgctgg tgttcatcca
    63421 gtggttcgcc gtcgccgccg cgctgctgtt ttggggacgc ggggcctatt gcggctggct
    63481 gtgcccgttc ggtgcactgc aagagctgac caacaagatc gcgcggacct tcaaggtgcc
    63541 gcaatggatc ttgccttggg gtctgaacga acggctctgg ccagcaaaat acataatctt
    63601 cctagtgctg ttcgggatca gctttgtctc gatcccgctg gccgaaacct atgccgaggt
    63661 cgagccgttc aagaccgcga tcatcctgaa attcatgcga gactggcctt tcgtggtctt
    63721 tgcgctggcc ttgctgggga tcgggctgtt catcgaacgg ttctactgcc gctatctgtg
    63781 cccgttgggc ggtgcgctgg cgatcccggc ccgtattcgc atgttcgact ggctgcgccg
    63841 ctacaaggat tgcggcaccc cctgtcaaac ctgcgccaat gaatgccccg ttcaggcaat
    63901 ccaccccacc ggtgagatta accctaacga gtgcgtcacc tgcctgcatt gtcaggtgct
    63961 ctatcagtcc gaggacaaat gccccgtcgt tatccgccag ttgaaacggc gggccaagac
    64021 agggtcggtg cagatgaaga ctccactcgg acaaccaccg gcgaaccatc cgaacgccaa
    64081 accgcaaacc atttcttgat tggagggacg atcatgtcag accaagaaaa caaactgaac
    64141 atcacacgcc gcggaatgct gggggcgacc gccaccggtg ccgttctggc cgggaccggg
    64201 ctgggctcga ccctgatgac cgcccgcgag gcaagcgccg ctgcgaacgc gcatctggaa
    64261 ccgggcgagc tggacgaata ctacggcttc tggtcctcag gccaaaccgg tgagctgcgc
    64321 atcctgggtg tgccttcgat gcgtgagctg atgcgggtgc ctgtgttcaa ccgctgctca
    64381 gccaccggct ggggtcaaac caacgagtcg ctgaaaatcc tgaccgaagg cctgctgccc
    64441 gaaaccaaag agtttctggc tgccaacggc aaggtcacct atgacaacgg cgacctgcac
    64501 cacccgcaca tgtccttcac ggatggcacc tatgatggtc gctatctgtt catgaacgac
    64561 aaagccaaca cccgcgtggc ccgtgtgcgc tgcgacgtga tgaaatgcga caagatcatc
    64621 gagatcccga acgcgcatga catccacggt ctgcgtccgc agaaataccc gcgcaccggc
    64681 tacatctttg ccaatggtga gcatgaggcg ccgctggtca atgacggcca gatcctcgac
    64741 gatccgtcgc aatacgtgaa catctttacc gccatcgacg gcgacacgat ggagatcgca
    64801 tggcaggtga tggtgtcggg caacctcgac aacaccgact gcgactatca gggcaaatac
    64861 gcgttctcga cctcgtacaa ctcggaaatg ggcatgaacc tggccgagat gaccgagaat
    64921 gagctggacc acgtggtcgt gttcaacctc aaaggcatcg aagacgcaat tgctgcgggg
    64981 aactatcagg agctgaacgg cgtcaaggtc gtagacggcc gtaaagaggc tggcggcaac
    65041 ctgacccgct acatcccgat cccgaactcg ccacacggtg tgaatgccgc gcccgacaag
    65101 aaacacatca tgatcaacgg caagctgtct ccgaccgtgt cggtgatcga tgtcgaaaaa
    65161 gtcgacgcgc tgtttgccga caacgctgat ccgcgctcgg ccatcgtcgc ggaaccgcaa
    65221 ctgggtcttg gcccgcttca caccgcgttc gacggcaagg gcaacgccta taccaccctg
    65281 ttcctggaca gccaggtggt gaagtgggac atcgccaaag cgatcgaagc ctatggtggc
    65341 gcggacgtcg atccgatcct cgacaaggtg gacgtgcagt atcagccggg tcacaactcg
    65401 acctcgatgg gtgagacggc tgaggctgac ggcaaatggc tgatttcgat gaacaagttc
    65461 tcgaaagacc gcttcctgaa cgtgggaccg ctgaagcctg agaatgagca gctgatcgac
    65521 atctcgggcg acaagatgaa ggtggtccat gacggcccga cctttgcgga gccgcatgac
    65581 tcgatccttg tacaccggtc caaagtgaac ccggtcaatg tctgggatcg caacgacccg
    65641 atgtgggaag atgcgcgcaa acaggccgag gccgatggcg tcgatctgga ttatggcgcg
    65701 gatgagccga tccgggatgg caataaggtg cgcgtctaca tgacctcggt cgcccctgtg
    65761 ttcagcatgg agaagttcac cgtcaagcag ggcgacgaag tcaccgtcta tgtcaccaac
    65821 ctggacgatg tggatgatgt gacccacggc ttctgcctgt cgaacttcgg tatcgcgatg
    65881 gaggttgccc cgcaggccac cgcctcggtc acgttcattg ccgaccgtcc gggcgtgcat
    65941 tggttctatt gccagtggtt ctgccacgcg ctgcacatgg aaatgcgcgg ccggatgttt
    66001 gttgagccgc ggagcgcgta gtcatgcgtt ggtccctgct cataccgctc ctgctcggct
    66061 cgcccctttg ggcggcggac tgggatgtgc ccaaccgggc gggggccatc aatcagatac
    66121 tggcgcaggc ggcggatggg gataccctcc gcctgagccc cggcacctat gccgaaacac
    66181 tggttctgga ccggcccatc acgattgacg ggctgggaca ggccacgatt gacggacaag
    66241 gcgaaggcag cgttatcacc gtgaccggac ccggcgtgac ggtgcgcggg ctgacggtga
    66301 tcggctccgg ttcagaccat gacgggatcg acagcggcat ccaactgacc aaaacggcca
    66361 ccgcgcctgt ggtcgaggat aatgtgctgc tgggcaatct ctatggcatc gacatccacg
    66421 gggccaagga cggcatcgtg cgccgcaacc ggatcgaagg gcggcaggac cgccacatga
    66481 acgcgcgcgg caatggggtc tatgtctgga acgctcccgg ggccgttgtc gccgacaatg
    66541 acattcaatt tggccgcgat gggattttcg tgaattcttc gaagaagaat ttgttcaccg
    66601 gcaacctgtt tcgtgatctg cgctttgcgg tgcactatat gtatgccgac aactccgtgg
    66661 tcagcaacaa cgtctcgatc ggcaacgatc tgggctatgc ggtgatgttc acctcgaatg
    66721 tcaaagtcac cgacaatgtg tcgattgatg accgcgaaca tggcgtgatg ctgaactatg
    66781 ccaacaagag cgtcatcacc ggcaatgtgg tcaaaggtgc gaaagagaaa tgcaccttcc
    66841 tctataactc gaacaagaac gagttcactg acaactggtt tgaaggctgc ggcatcggca
    66901 tccactttac cgccgggtcc gaacgcaacc ggatcgtcgg caacgccttt gtcggcaacc
    66961 ggacacaggt gaaatatgtc tcgaccaaat gggtcgagtg gtcagaagac gggcgcggaa
    67021 actattggtc cgatttcgcc gcctatgatg tggatggtaa cggcgtggcc gatgccccct
    67081 atcgccccaa cgattcaatg gaccatgtgc tgtggaccca acccgcagcc aaattgctgc
    67141 tcggctcacc tgccgtgcag ctggtgcgct ggtcgcaatc ggccttcccg gcgctgttgc
    67201 cgggaggcgt ggtggacagc aaccccttga tgcaaacccc tgaaccccca gctatgaaaa
    67261 aggtgcctca tgacgaataa ggccctgacg attgaccaag tctgcaaaga ccgtggcaag
    67321 acccccgttc ttgacgatat caccctgtct cttgcccccg gtcagcgcgt tgcgctgctg
    67381 ggccataacg gtgcgggcaa gtcgaccctg atcaaatccg tccttggcct gacgccgatc
    67441 catggcggag ccattcggat cggagacgtc gcccccggta cggcgcaggc gcggcgagag
    67501 acagcctact tgcccgaggc ggtatccttc cacccggcct tgacgggccg cgaacaactg
    67561 aacctttttg cgcaactctc gggcgcgaaa gcagacgtgc ccggcctgtt ggagcgggtc
    67621 ggcctcagcg atgcgctgga ccgccggatc ggagcctatt caaaaggaat gcggcaacgt
    67681 ctgggtctgg cgcaggtgct gctgggtcag cccaaagtgg cgttgctgga cgaaccgacc
    67741 agcgggctgg acccgatctc gcggcaggac ctctatgcca ttattgacga gcttgccgcg
    67801 cagggcactg ccgtcctgat cgcgtctcac gccttgaccg aggtcgaggc ccgcaccgat
    67861 cgcattgcca tcatgcgcaa gggtgggatg gtggccgatg acacgctgac caacctgtcg
    67921 gcgttggccg gtctgccgat ccgcctgaaa gtgcgcgcca gtgccaaccc tgaagcgctg
    67981 gccgccgaac tgggcggaaa ccggatcaat ggggcttcgg tcgaactgct gtgttctccc
    68041 gaggacaaga tggaggccct gcgtcgcata gccggattgg gcgacgcggt ggcggatgtg
    68101 gaaatgacgc cgcccaagct ggaagacctc tatcgccatt acgcacagga gagatcgcaa
    68161 tgacccgctt ccttgccatc acccgcaccg aaatgctgat cctgcgccgc aaccgctggc
    68221 tgctggtcgc gacgttgatc atggtgctgt tcgccttggc gctgaccttt gcgggcagcg
    68281 cgccaaccgg cacgctgggg gtcgatatgc tcaccgtctc ggtcgcctcg atgaccacac
    68341 tgtcggtcta tcttgcgccc ttgctggcgc tgatgatttc tttcgacgcc atcgcaggcg
    68401 acgtggaccg gggcagcctt tccctattgt tgtcctatcc tgcagggcgc ggagaaatcc
    68461 tgttgggcaa gttcaccgcc catctggccg cgctagcctt cgccatgacc gtcggctttg
    68521 gcacggcagg cgcagtggcc accttctttg gaggcgcggg ggccgaaagc ctgatagctc
    68581 tgacgcgact gatcctcaca tccatcctgc tgggcgccgt ctttctggcg ctgggatacc
    68641 tgctgtctgc cctggcaaag ggggctacgg cggcagcggg tctgtcggcc gggctatggc
    68701 tggtttttgt tgtcctctat gatctgggcc tgttgggggc cgtcgtcatg gacaagggcg
    68761 gcagcttcac ccaatccgtc tttccgtggg tgatggtggc caacccggcc gacgcattcc
    68821 gtctgtggaa cattgccgcg accgagggtg tcgccatggc ctccggcatg accggggccg
    68881 cgcaggccct gcccttctgg gccgcgcccg cctcacttct gatctggccg gtgcttgcct
    68941 tcgcgctcgc gcgactggcc ttccggaggg tcgaaccatg aaacgcttgt acctgattgc
    69001 cctgattgcc ctgaccgcct gcaaagaaga ggttgccgag gcccccgacc cggtggattt
    69061 aacccccgat gcgctgagtt tcttctgcca gatgaacatc gccgaacatg gcggacccaa
    69121 ggggcaaatc catctggaag gctaccctac gccgctcttc tttgcgcagg tccgcgacat
    69181 ggtggcttat ctcaaaagcc ccgaacgtga cgccgccatc accgccgtat atgtcagcga
    69241 catgagcgtc gcacccagtt ggcgacaacc cggcatttcc aactggatcg ccgccgccga
    69301 ctccaccttt gtagtcggcg ccaacgtcgc ggggggaatg ggcgcgcgcg aagttgtgcc
    69361 ttttggcgat gccagcgcgg cgcaggcctt tatcgacact tatggcggcg ccgccctgac
    69421 cctgtccgat atccccgatg ccgaagtgtt gggccccgtc gatttgaacc ttgcgctgga
    69481 gaccccgtca tgaccgccct gacccgccgc cggtttctgg ctatttccgc agcctgcgcc
    69541 tgtactccgg ttgccgccgc tgcgtctgcg cgatggcacg gctcagcatt gggcgcaaag
    69601 gccagcctac gcgtggaagg actaaccaac actgaagcag cacccatttt cgatgccgtc
    69661 acggccgagc tgaccaggct tgagaatatt ttcagcctgt atcgccctca ctctgagctg
    69721 agccgactga atactgatgg acacctgata gcaccgtcac ccgaactgtt gaaagttcta
    69781 agcttgtgtt ccgcgttgca tgacgcctcg gacggcgcgt tcgacccaac gatacaacct
    69841 ctctggatgg cgttcgccaa aggagcggaa ctctctgaac tgaatcgcgc gcagcgcggg
    69901 ataggatggc acaaagtgtt agtaaacacg gatgcaatcc gcctgccaga tccgggattt
    69961 tcaggattga ccctgaacgg aattgcccag ggcgaaatca ctgatcgtat cgcaagtctg
    70021 ctaaacgggt ttggcctgcg caatattttg gttgatatgg gcgagatatc agcccgaggc
    70081 acccgtagcg atggaagcga ctggcaagtc ggcctggcag atcccaagca tatcgtaagg
    70141 gggcggcttt cgctacgtga ccgtgctgtc gcgacctcgg caccggcaat gatgaagctg
    70201 gctgcgggac atcaccacat tcttgaccca aaaaaccgaa tggcaccgca gagtactgtg
    70261 tccgtttctg ccgcaaatgc cgccttggca gatgggttgt cgactgcgct atgcgtgaca
    70321 ccagatagga aggtcaggtc agtcttgtcc cacttcccgg acgccaaact tgagatgctc
    70381 gtcccctagg ctcaggaccc attgattttc gttttgctgc caaccatggc gaagaaaaga
    70441 cggtcaaaat cttcctctca gcaatcgcgc tcgccgcttt ggtcatctat cggccatgag
    70501 gcctgagcct aaccagcaac ttgggactac ggctgcgctc ggtcttgtca gcgcattttt
    70561 caccggattc cgttatcggt aagacactgt tcaatgggcc cgtaagaggc tggcgtcgtg
    70621 agcgtcttgc cggaacgagt ctcagcacaa tcaaatgagc gcccgggacc ttatccgcgg
    70681 aactttgctg ccgaaaccct agcaatcatc tctttcgggc ggcccaacgc cgattacact
    70741 tgtcaacgca gtggaaaggc atcaggagtg atctgccctg tctccgctac tgtccaaccg
    70801 cgtgttttta gtgagtccgt cgctaaaccg gacatctcgt ccgaaacaaa aagcacgatg
    70861 ggaccttcgg tcgcctcagt aagattggca gagaatgcat ccagcgtttc ggtccagctc
    70921 aggtagtcta ctggagccat gaccacggaa ttgctactac ctccaacgcc aatgattgtg
    70981 ccttgtacgc gcaactggga cagtgattct ttggtcacgt gatacgtcct gaacatgtcc
    71041 aaggtctgca ccaggaaacg cgcctgacct tccgagccca cactcaggat caacggaagg
    71101 atatccgccc ggccttgcac cccctcaagc gatttcaatg aatccgccac cacagcttgc
    71161 atgctgagcg tatagtagct gtgccgcaaa aagcggtcga cttgatcacg cggcacgccg
    71221 acggacaaaa gcgtttcctc aacctgcacg cgcagatcac cgggggcggt atcccaaacc
    71281 cagtcactga gccgcgagga tgacgacagg accaacccgc ccggaaccaa actggtcaag
    71341 acattgacgc caagcccccc ggcgaaggcc gcccaagtaa cctcatccag ccgcgtggcg
    71401 aggagttgat tggtggtata gggatcgaca cccaattcct tggccagacg gcggcgctgt
    71461 ttgtcaaacc caaggatatt tacagcaaca tctccgctgg cgcgcgcgaa attctcagta
    71521 aagctgccct gcggaccggc ttgtgaatct gccgagcctc cgggaaggtt agaggtggtc
    71581 tcgggatcaa cgccgggcaa gttgccctct cggacatcgc ccagtttttg cagccccgtc
    71641 ttagccgacc gtccggtacg tttgagaaac cgcccgacac cttcgggcac acctttcaga
    71701 gtttccttcg gctgcttcgc aaattggcgc aggttttcaa acgtctctcc ggctgtgtct
    71761 tcggcagcgt cgatgaattg ctggtcattc tggatatggt ccagcgcagc aagagctcgg
    71821 atttcggcca accgcgcctg caacataccc ggaccagagg ccgagaattg cccgaactgc
    71881 gtctcgatgc ggtaggtcgc catgtaccca tccgtcggga cctgttcgtc gatgcgataa
    71941 atctcggtcg caagcggaac gtcctgaacg ctttcctgcg cagacagtat gggctgtgct
    72001 tcatactcgg cactgaacgc aactgttggc agaaacagca acacaatagg aaatgcctta
    72061 acaaaattca ttcgttccat cccttttccg cgcatcccgg ccaaattgca caaacacgga
    72121 acacggggac gctgcagatc ttcaatcatc ccgacagcaa gcaccgagat gtctttcttg
    72181 tccagtccgg ggctccatac tgcgacgggg gctatggcga cggcgtagat gtggaagccc
    72241 atcttgcgct aaagctgcga tccaataggc aaaatggcca aaaacccggc cttgatatga
    72301 tcaaagaaac taccggtggg ttcatgtcgg ttcagcaaga tcgcaccatc ctcgcggtag
    72361 gacctccagg tgacgcgttt ttcctcgtca tattggaccg aataggtgtt ttgcttcaaa
    72421 gcttcgtcaa gcgcagcaac cgcgcgtcgc gtcaggtccg gcgagtccac aagcacgccc
    72481 atttctgtgt ttatgttgac cgaccgcggg tcccagttga acgagcccac gaacaggtat
    72541 cgctcatcga tggtaaatgc cttcgtgtgc aaacccgcgc gcgactgacc ccaattcacc
    72601 ccccgctgat tgacccggtc tgagtcaggg cgcagttcga acagttccac gcccccgtcc
    72661 aatagagcgc ggcgttccct tgcataatgc gcataaaccg gcgccacatc gtttgacgcc
    72721 agcgaattgg tgacaacacg caccttaacc ccgcgatcct cgagttcgct cagccattta
    72781 acccctcgct tacggggcac aaaataggct gagatgacgt cgaccgagct ttcagccttt
    72841 tggaaatagg gtaccaactt cgaggccaga atgggctgat cattgtcgac accggctgcc
    72901 ttggacggcg ggtcggaata cagtttggcc ggaacccagt ctagcctgag cgtcttgagg
    72961 gtaaaagtct cttgcgcggt cttcttgacc gctgccgcat acggtgtttt cagggcttca
    73021 tcgaccagcg cattcagacg cacgcgggca tctgccagac ccagagtctc gggttcgcca
    73081 atcaccgcac gggcaggaac agcaaattcg ctgttccagt attcgtcgaa attgtcggac
    73141 acctcgttca ccacaggccc ggcgacgaag atatccagat ctgcatagtt aaactcttcc
    73201 ttggccagga agtactcatc ccccacattg cgaccaccaa cgatggaaat agtgttgtcg
    73261 acggttatgg acttgttatg catgcgtcgg ttgatgcgtt tgaaatcggt caaacctgca
    73321 accaacaggc tttggtcacg ccagaaagga ttgaacagcc ggatctcgat attttcatga
    73381 gaatccagtg cggcagtcat cgcgtcgtaa cccgatgtat ccatgtcatc cagcagcagc
    73441 ctgacccgta caccgcgatc cgccgcgttc agcaggctca gcgcaaacaa ttgcccggtc
    73501 agatcgttgt gcagcagata gtattgcgca tctattgtca catccgcctg cgacgccaga
    73561 accagacgcg cggccagtgc ctcttcgccg ttgctgatca gcttgacacc cgaccgtccg
    73621 tcacgtggat cacccagttt gcgcaccgct gtcgtcaacc tgctattgga agggctctcg
    73681 accgcccgcg atgggacttg aacaaaatcc ctaggcccag ccgaacaggc cgccagagcg
    73741 atcaatccca acaaaggcca aagcagtttt ctcggcatct tccttcttcc tttagcctta
    73801 gtcgtttgcc cggatcggtt gggttcgacg tctcatttac cgacttacat tagcacctta
    73861 gtatcctgta ccgagctttt tcgcatcgac cgcaaagtac agttgggaat ctcgccaaaa
    73921 tcgctttcac tttgcagggc gatggcggcg ttggttctta accgaatcca acgccgcaaa
    73981 cgctctgatg ccttctggaa atgcgatacg accggatgct ggaatcgacg cgcaggatca
    74041 gttcacaggc tgccattcct cagtcggatc aaacccggtt atgcctgccg ccttttccag
    74101 cgtgtcctcg cccagaacag cctcgaacac gacaccgttt tccgaaacca tgaaactgtg
    74161 cacgccggtc tctccgaatt ctgctggaac ggccaaaggg catgacccgc aaccatgtgg
    74221 ccattgacga tgtagtccat cgctccgccg ggcgccgcat cggtttgctc tgtcaggata
    74281 cggaaatagt aacctgaaaa gggctcgggc gcgaagtcgg tttcgccgtc actgaagcca
    74341 aaagccgaag cacgcgcgaa aagctcaccc aacagcgtgt cttcggatgc ccagaacagc
    74401 ccatcccgct gatcggcaga agtcgaaatg atctggcttg cgaattccct gaccccgtcg
    74461 ccgtcttgat cctgcgaccg gaaatcggcc tgtatttcga cataggcctc catcaattcg
    74521 atcacgtcca gctcgttgcg gccgatttcg cgcagacgca cttcttcccg gcctgcgtcg
    74581 ttgtcgaaag accatgatgt gtccgtcttt gctatgggca ccgggaacag ccagccttcc
    74641 tcacccagcg caatcaggac cgagccatcg tcttgcggca caagccgata gccttctttg
    74701 tagagggaca acagtgccag cttgttgatc ttgtcctcga ccgggtttcc atcggaaaga
    74761 tagtccgcag cctctggccc gaagacggcc agagcagcac ccgcctcagg gcttttcagc
    74821 gctgcgacca tcgcctcaag cgcctcttgc ggagaggcat atgcggcagg ttcagcccag
    74881 gccggaccag tgagaaatgc ggtgattgca gttgctttga tcaaagtatt ggtcatgctc
    74941 ttatctcctc cgctgggctt tttggtggct agctttgccc cgttgcgaag ccgagcgtgc
    75001 tttttgcccg ctggatttct tgtgggtcgc cttcggcttg ctgaccgctt tgggcttaga
    75061 ggctttggtg acatgggact tggtcccgga tggtttctta accgctggct tttgggtcgg
    75121 tttcttcacg gccttattcg gcgtggcccg attaaccttg ggcgtacccc catccttcat
    75181 ggttttccga actgcttccg ttttggcctg cgatccgggc cgggagatat ctggcgcacc
    75241 ggatttctgg gacagtttgc ttcgcaaggc atccgcgctg ctgtcgcctt tgtctatcgg
    75301 cagcttggtc ttaccccctg gatccttttt ggaggcaatc ttgtctcgcg cctgatcttt
    75361 ctttcgatca tccggtttcc agccatcgtc aggacgattg atgttaccgt tcccgatatt
    75421 gacgtcattg ccgatattca cattgccgtc gatatccaga tcaatattcg ggtttcgata
    75481 gatcgggccc ccaccccaac ccccgcaatt tcgacaaccc cagtagtcat tccagtcgtc
    75541 gtcatcgtca aaaatggcgt cgatcagggc gaatgtccca aacgcgatag ctccggtgac
    75601 aatggcgtcg ccaacaaggt tgctgttgct gtcggtataa acgacctgag ggtcatattg
    75661 cggcacataa acaacttcgg gatccgcagg ttggatgatg acggtttcgt cttccgtgac
    75721 ctcgacaagc tgttcttcac ccgatacgag cgcaccgttg ttgatcgcct gagtccgcat
    75781 ggtctgaacg gcgaccatca cctcgtcact ttgggcaagc atggcgtcgc ccatggtttc
    75841 ggtccattcg atatgggtgg ccatatcctc gatcacttca gggaaggcga cggccagaac
    75901 ctcaacgctt tcgtcccatt cttcggcttc gacggcagct tgaatgactt cgggttcctc
    75961 gctgtccatg ctggccagca accggtcgct tttgacaact tccatcgggc tggtcgccgc
    76021 aaccagtatc tgaatcaaaa gcgtgtccgg aaacaaagca atcggcgcga cgagattttc
    76081 cagctcggcc tgggtgagca gatcggtgtc tgatataggt tccgcgacac cctcctgttc
    76141 ggactgcgcc cccactaacg tcggtgtgaa aaccagaaac gcggatacaa tccaacgaac
    76201 gatatcagcc atatctcccc ccctttttat cagcaaatgt ccgaggccca attcgccgcg
    76261 gacacacggg aaaactcatc ccgttattcg aatgcttaaa tttatctcat gttgtcgcgg
    76321 gaggggcttc tatgtaaagg gcctttggct caaatgtcgg aacacctgtt tgaagaagag
    76381 catgggtact gctgttttgc cgctggtacc ttcgatattg ggacccatgc acgaccacag
    76441 gcgaagccgg cgagatctcg ctgtttttta caaaccgatc aagcgacgtt cgtagcccgt
    76501 acgatttttc gaacagcgtt cgctgcgtca ggccggtctc acgtccacac ccttagagca
    76561 actcaattcg gcgcgctctc ttggggcaaa tagcgatcca acagggcgtc aaccagaccc
    76621 gaaagaagcc ggtcaccttc tggctgatca acgcgcagaa tatcttccaa aatgatgaac
    76681 tgctccattc ctgtcgtcat cgccaaccgc tttttcagat cctcgaagtc tgaggatcca
    76741 ttcggccacg aacaggttca agcgcttcgc caaatgcagc cacgcgtcgg gccccccgta
    76801 tgtttctgcg cgcgtcctcc aaagctgcct tcagtgactc tgccaggaac tgccggaaat
    76861 aggcttcgtg atcacgtgag aaatccaagt aatattgcgc aaccttttgc acacgacttc
    76921 gtacgtcagc gagatcttcc aataggcgcg aagtcggcaa aacctcgaaa tccaacgtcg
    76981 catcaagcgc caaaactccg gggtccgaaa aatacctgta cacggtcgca cggctggttt
    77041 tcgcacgatc cgcaactttc gcaagagtaa cctctgtacc ctcggccatg atgtcgcgcg
    77101 ccgcttccag caacgcctct cgggtccggt ttttctgatt ggttcgtggt gccaatattc
    77161 aagttcctaa atgttacact tgtcttataa agagatgtat gtatcataaa ctcactttga
    77221 ttttagtaaa gggaatcttc aacgtggaac agactcgccc gcgcatttat caccttttcg
    77281 gcaatctctt gacctttcac gcgttccctg cggagaccgg ggacaaatac gcaatcgtcg
    77341 aaatcaagac tgcgcccgga gcaggcgcgc ctccaaacca tcatgccgga gaggaagaga
    77401 gcttctttgt tttggaaggc gagttcgaat ttatggtcga tgggcagacg cttggcgttc
    77461 gcgcaggtga ttttgtgaaa gtacccgatg gagcggttca cgcgttcaca tgtaaggggc
    77521 cccaagcagg tcgtttgctg tgcatcaacg cgcccggcgc aatgcatgac acattcttca
    77581 gcgaagcggg tgaagcaatg ccggacggca cgacagaaat tcctgaaccc gacggcccgc
    77641 cagacatccc agcaatcgta gctttggcag atagaatcgg catgacaatc ctcgcgccgg
    77701 atcatgctcc gacctgaagc gggtcctttg ttcacgcgag atgggagtac gaaaaatgaa
    77761 atgcataggt ttgtttttga ccccaatcct tctgccgctg gtcgcgatgg ctgagccgag
    77821 tatcgaacgc ggtgagtacc ttgtacgagg gccagctgca tgcggaaatt gtcatacacc
    77881 gcagggcccc aacggcccgg acatgtccaa tgagttcggc ggaatgttgg tcgaaaagaa
    77941 cgagatgatg gaggcctggg ccgtcaatat aacgccaggt agccggatcg cagactggag
    78001 cgacgcagac ctggtgcgcg caattcggga aggcatccgc ccggacggtt ctgtcatcgg
    78061 accgcccatg cccatcgggc tttaccgcag ccttagcgac gatgacgtta tgtccatggt
    78121 aatgttcctg cgcaccgtcc ccgcgagcaa gaatgaaacg cctttttcaa cctacaactt
    78181 cccccttccg cccagctatg ggccgcctgt gggcccggtg acggccccgc ccgctggacc
    78241 aagcgtcgag tacggagaat acctcgccgg gccagttgca cattgtatcg aatgccacac
    78301 tacctttggg ccacaaggac caatgttcga cacgcatctt ggcgccggag gttttgcctt
    78361 tcacggtccg tggggggtct ccattgcacc aaacatcaca tcgcacgagg atgggttagc
    78421 ccaatatagc gatgatgagt taaagatgat gatcgcttcg ggtgtacggc ccgatggcag
    78481 ccgaatgcga cccccaatgg ggtacgcgca ttatgcccag atgtcttcag atgatcttca
    78541 ggcaattgtc ctgtaccttc gggcaatccc ggctctaccg gacccatgac cggtctgaca
    78601 ccgccaggtt ttcgttgggg ttagcaggga atcttgtaac gcgcgcgttg ctgaaacaga
    78661 gcacaacaaa taggccaaac agttttcact attcggcgtt ctattgcttc gcttggcggc
    78721 catgaatgcc atggccaccg accctagagc ggtgccaagg gcggatcgtc aagaccatgg
    78781 gagacggaat tctggtcgaa ttcgcgtctc cggtcgccgc gctacgcgcc ggcctgcaaa
    78841 tacaggacag tatgcacgcg cgggaagtag gcgaaccaaa agatcaccgt ctgcggttta
    78901 gtgtcgggat aaacctcggt gacgtcgtag tagatggcga tgacgtattg ggcgacgctg
    78961 tgaacatagc cgctcggttg gagagtttgt cgcccgttgg cggcatctgt atctcgcgcc
    79021 aagtacgtga tcaggtgaat ggacgcatgg acgctgaatt cacgtcactc gggctgcaaa
    79081 ctgtagagaa cattccaaat ccgttggaag tctagagcgt agacgttgta ggtgacgacg
    79141 ccattccagt ggctcagacc ggccgcgacg tgaccagtgt cgccgggttg ccgtttgaga
    79201 ttgacacgga cgactcggat caattgtttc ttgcgtccgc attagtggaa gatgtcaccg
    79261 ctgcactagg acgttttcga cggggtggaa accgcttgcg ggtctcgtcg cgtttgaacg
    79321 gcgcaaaaga cgaagaacag gtttgagcca accactggga tgggccggca gacgatttgt
    79381 tcgccattct cgatcaactc accggggcca tcgtcatggg cgtcgagccc gagattggcg
    79441 cgcatgagcg tatgctttcc cgctgcgcac cgacccacag cctttcagcc taggagcttt
    79501 gtcagcgcga ttttatcatt ttgcactcgc cacccccgaa gcgatgacag agtcacaacc
    79561 tattttcgaa gcggccatca aggcagatcc gggctatgcc ctgccgcagg cactgttggc
    79621 gcgccaaaaa tttttactgc tgagactggg cgttgcgaaa gaccctgtcg ccacgattgc
    79681 ccatgaagaa aaagcccgac gcctataccc gtacgatcct ctggtttggg catttctgac
    79741 cacgcaggca gcggggctgg tttgccgggg tgatgaaagc gacttggagg cggcagaaga
    79801 aagatcgcgc gaagcgatac ttgcaaacac caaagtctgg catcccgcag ccatagctgc
    79861 gctttcagcg acgcggcgcg gggatcatga cacggcgcaa aagctggttc agcgggcgaa
    79921 agagacattg ccagtgttca gcacatccat gatcaggcag tccctcggca aaggcgcgca
    79981 gacagagccc cggtcaagca tagcggcaat ggtcgaggac atgcgtcttc cttgatccac
    80041 gctcacctct tcggcattca ccgatcaagc caagatttta acgggctaac gctcctagac
    80101 cggagtaccg ccaaacgggt cactcttgtt tgtctcgatg aaactccaac gccatttcgt
    80161 ccagaatacc gaacgccacc ggatagaatt tttcgaacag atcaattacc gcagattcct
    80221 ctgaaggatg atgtttaccg tcggcatccg tcagccgccc catccgatac acaatctcgg
    80281 acccttcttc caccggggcc agttcatagg tctctagatt agtaaggccc tcgatggacg
    80341 aattgtggag gatatcggtc acatattcga atggattcca atcgacgatc agcatctgaa
    80401 agtgagccgc ctcatgaatg cagtgcaggc ggacaccggc tgacgtacgc gacacatccc
    80461 cttcccgata ggcgtctctc aacatcatcc atcgcatctt gagtgcgggg tccgtaagca
    80521 tttcccaggc aaccaccggc ggggccttca gtatgtgccg ggttgtgaat acagcctcct
    80581 catcggtcac gcgcacaggt ccggcgatct ctcggtattt ttgccaagct gccgcaaggt
    80641 catagacccg catgggcacg tcaccaaaat gctcgaactg agcgctatat tgcatgagat
    80701 ccgatgtgat acccatcgcc tgaaaagcgt cttccgagaa cagcgcatag ctgcgtatcc
    80761 cggtctcctc cttgacatcg gtcttcgcca tacgatggac aagtatgaca tcggcacccg
    80821 agatatcctt catcggaccg atcgaaagtt cttcaaactt tccgtgatgc gcaaggattt
    80881 tcagatcaag gtcggcgacg ttcctgcatg cattgcaagg gcaagtcgtg ttctgcacga
    80941 tgttccggcg gcgttcggcg aacgctcgat acaggctttc gcatatgttg aggaacgttt
    81001 cgccagatgg gaacggcccg ctggaatagg caagaacagc gtccccttca aggccccgca
    81061 gtttcatcgg gtctttcagc tcaataacaa tcgcctcaag taaagaccgt atgatcgggt
    81121 tggcgtgctc caactctgac cgcgtcagat atccggtata cccggtaata tcggcgatta
    81181 gtaagtaacc ggtttgaact ggcattcccg tcttcccatt tacgcactgc ccgatgactg
    81241 tagcttccgc catagtaccg gacaagcaga tcagccctgg cccctaggca ggagccccgc
    81301 agaacaaagt ccgcatagtt ggtcagatac gaccactgaa gccaaaggcg gtccgaggcg
    81361 gtgccagtcg tggaatggac actgctatcc gaggctttag ttgttggtcc gctgttccca
    81421 gtttcgcttg agcaggaatt ggttcttgaa gtttctgagg cccagcatca cttctgaatc
    81481 cacgatgtcc tcgaccccat gtatatggtc ttcaaggaag gtcgccaaat cgtccggctc
    81541 gtcgcagacc agttccacca tcagatcgaa ccgccccgtg acccacagga tatagacaac
    81601 actggaaacg gcgcccagac gcgttgccac cgcttgcggt gtcgtgcccg gcgccacctt
    81661 cagacagatc attgcatcag ccttgtattc cgtggcggtc gggtccgcga tggccacgat
    81721 ccgcagcagg cccgcctctt tcatcgcgtt gacgcgattg cgcaccgttc cctcggacac
    81781 gtccagcttc tgggcaatct cggaaaacgc catccgcccg tccagctcaa gcatacggac
    81841 gatctcactg ttcagacgct catccaccga atgcgtgctg cgctgacgca agggtctgtc
    81901 cgcttctggt ttgcgcgata agttcacagc gcgtccttct tgtgtctgtc ggcccagcgg
    81961 cccgttttgt gaaccccgat cataaggtcc aacccgccgg gacagcaaac cgatttccgg
    82021 tccgatgcat cctgcccgcg cctattgctg caaaagcgcg cggatattgt catccaaagc
    82081 cgccgtaaaa ccggcatcgt tgccaggatt ggccgcgcaa tggccccagg gcgagtcata
    82141 tggacagaaa cgggcgtttg gcatgtgtcg ggcctcgatc tcgttgtctt cgggcgggaa
    82201 atacaggtcc tgcgtgcagg gcatcaggat ggcgcgggcc ttgatggcgc ccaacgcggc
    82261 cttgaaatcg ccgctataca atgaccctgc cgcgatatca cccgcttgcc acgtggccag
    82321 cttggccagc agattgttgg catcccaacc gtcgacatga tcaatctccc aatccagcag
    82381 cagatcttcg atcgtgtcga accccagctg tttatacagt ctctcgcggt agaaggtctg
    82441 cgagaacgcc cagcccgcat agacacggcc aaaagctttc agtccggcga tcggcgggct
    82501 gtcatagtcg ccccgttcca tgcctgatca gcacagagcg cggccttcac cccttcgaga
    82561 aagacgaagt tatgcggcga ggtccgggcc gaggcgcaaa acggcaagat cgcctgcacc
    82621 atgtcggggt attgtgccgc ccattgatag gactggcatc cggccattga ccaaccggcc
    82681 accagcgcaa tccggtcgat gccgagatgg tcatggatca gccggtgctg cgccgcgata
    82741 ttgtcccaca tctgaaccag cggaaaacgc ggcccgtcct gtggtgcgag cgtgttcgtc
    82801 ggggacgaag atcgcccgtt gccaaacagg ttcgggctga cgatgaaatg ccgcgccggg
    82861 tcaatcgcgc gacccgggcc gaaaaacccc tcgtttcggg aattggtgcc ggtgtagaag
    82921 gtgggcagaa cgatcacatt gtcacgttcg ggcgcaagcg tgccataagt ctgataggcc
    82981 agcttcgcat cccgcaacac cgcgccggac aacagtggaa aatcgcctag ctcaaggatc
    83041 tgatagtctt gcgtcatgcc cgcctctggc tgttggaccc gagcgacccc agggccgtcc
    83101 gaggtggaaa tcaatagagc cgcaggtatt cctgcacttc ccaatccgtg acggattggt
    83161 ggtatcgctc ccactcgtcg tttttgtatt ccagatacga gttgcgcatc accggtccca
    83221 tcacatgcgc ggccatgtcg tcaccacgca gcgcctgaat ggcgttccac aaagtacgcg
    83281 gcaggcgtcg aatgccaagt tcagccagtt cgctttctgt tttggaatac aggtcgaaat
    83341 ccgtgggctt gcccggatcg atcttgttct tgataccctt caccgcgcag ctcagatgca
    83401 tcgccatcgc cagatagaca ttcatggtca tatcgcaggc acggttttcg atgcagtggc
    83461 ggctttgcgg cagacggaac tgggctgagc ggttgttgaa cccaaaggtg atattggtcg
    83521 gcgcccaggt cacggtgcca ccctcgaacc cacccacgcg cgggaccaga ccgttatacg
    83581 aattcaccgt cggacaggtg atggcagtga tcgcctcggc gtgctgcatc aggccgccca
    83641 cggcccaacg gctttcatcc gaccagtcgc cttcggaggt ttcaaagata ttttcaccgg
    83701 gtcggctttc atgctgcatc gacatgttga tatgcgcgcc cgaacgccaa tcgcccactg
    83761 tcggcttggg cataaaggtc acgaagcagc catgcttctt ggcaacttct ttcaaaacaa
    83821 tgcgcagaaa agccagccga tcggacattt ccagcatgtt ggtatagtgg aaatccagct
    83881 caaactggga ataagcaccc tcggccacca cgtcgtgcag gttccagccc agcccttcga
    83941 taatatcgat catgtccttg aggaagggca tcgaatccac cgaatattcc acgtcatagc
    84001 caaaggcctg acggcgcggg cgcaggccct gtgccgggtc gtcgtcgaag gctttcacag
    84061 gctgaccgtt ttcatcgtat ttcatcacga tgaactcggg ctcgaccccg gcataaccaa
    84121 tgtaaccttc ctgcgcggcc tcgtggatgg cgcgtttcag ggcctgacgg gggcagacgt
    84181 tgtacggtgc gtcctcccag tagaggtccg agaatatgat cgccatcgat gtgtcccacg
    84241 ggcagacata gaccgcgtcc aaatcgggaa ccactacttg atcgctgtcg gcggggctca
    84301 gctcggggac gtaagagatc gagtgcacgg cgaattgcgg ccccttgccc agacatagcg
    84361 cctcaaaatc actcatggga acgggtttgg tctttgggat gccgtgcagg tcgatccatg
    84421 cccccatcac atatttgaca cccgcatcct caaggcgctt tttcacctcg gggatcttgg
    84481 gccggttgcg ttcgaccgcg tcgtgaaagc tgtcgtagta gattttggca gtgggattat
    84541 cttttggcat ctgggcctcc tcctgtcagc gggccggggc cccggcaatt agccgggcac
    84601 aaagtcgtcg gggtcgatgc cgggcacttg cgtgataccg gccagttgct tccagttatg
    84661 gggataggcg gcatagaaga tcacacagcg tgcgtccgcc tcatacgaga tgtgattgtc
    84721 cttggggata tacaacacgt cgccgcggtt gcagatatag gtttcgccgt cgcacaccag
    84781 ccggaaggtg ccttccagca catagatgat ctcatcacag gtcagatccc acggcacctt
    84841 gatgttcttg agaacattga tcccaccgca catggtcttg ctgaattcgc ttgtgaccat
    84901 gggcttgata taggtgtcgc tgtcgctttc accgatcgcg ttatagcgat cctcgaccaa
    84961 atcccatttc ataagttttg gtgcatttcc catgggtcac gccccttcct tggccagatg
    85021 tttcagaatg ctttcgttca gctcgacctt gtagccgtcc gggtcctcgc agaacgcaat
    85081 gacgcgggtg ccgttcttca tcggaccggc cgggcgagtg atattcacgc ctgcggccgc
    85141 cagttcttcg caggccttat agacatccgg tgtctcgatg cagatgtggc cccagccatt
    85201 gcccttttca taggggtctt cctgatccca gttcgccgtc agctccaacg tcgggaactc
    85261 agcctcgggg ccgtagccga tgaaggtgtt ggtgaatttg ccctcggggt aatcggtgcg
    85321 tcgcaggacc tgcatgccca gaatgccgca gtaaaattcc agcgacttct ccatgtccat
    85381 cactcgcatc atggtatgcg ccaaacggaa tccgctgctg atattctcgc tcactttggt
    85441 ctcctcaatt cagtgttttt cgagtgtggt cacatcctgc gccaccagtt cctgaaaggc
    85501 gcgcacgctg tcttcccagg cgggcgacaa cacgcccccg gcctcggaaa cggtcgagga
    85561 ccgacccagt tgcagccgct cggtcatctc gtgatcttcc ttgtgcacgt cccaccacag
    85621 ctttttgagg ccttcgatca cgtcgggcgt cagggtttga ccttcggtcg tatacagcgc
    85681 ccttttctgg accatcgtcc ccggacccgt cggaatgttc aggtaaaccc ccatctggtc
    85741 gggaaaatac cgccccagaa tgaagttggg atacagcgtc agatagcgcg agctgacgcc
    85801 cagactgccg gatgtcccga tctcttcatc cagatcgacc gcgctgccaa ggcagttgcc
    85861 gtcaacgatg gtatagtggt cggcaagcgg ctgatccgtg gtcgaggcat ggacgaactg
    85921 cacgtgatag ggttcgatga agttctccat gatgaacttc cagttgcatg cgatctctcc
    85981 gaaatcgagc gttccgatac agtcgacctt atcccagtcg atgccctcta gacgcgcctg
    86041 catcgaggcg gaataggcat caaaatccgg cgcgttgccg tccagattga cgaataccca
    86101 atcgttccaa acatggctgc gcaccggcac aaggctgttt tgcgacgcgt cgaacccttc
    86161 ggcctgatgc tcgtttacac cgccgaaatg gggtgcggca cgcagtttcc cgtccagatc
    86221 ataggcccag gcgtgatagg gacagcggat cagcttgccc acattcttag gcgcatctac
    86281 cagcgtcagg cagcggtggc ggcagatatt gtggaacgcc ctgatttcac ccgccatatt
    86341 gcggaccaaa agcagcggat gaccggccag cgtgaccggc accgcatccc cggcagcctg
    86401 caattcatgg gcaaacccga cacaaaccca gttgcgcgta aagaccgagg cgcattcggc
    86461 ctcccagaat tccgcatcct tataggccgc cgcaggcaag ccccgtttgg gtgtggtttc
    86521 ttcgtaaaaa gactcaagca acgaagagat cgtattcatc gttcaagttc ctgacgcaga
    86581 gtttcaaaac ctaaatcgca ggtgggctgc gggtgtgtgg ccaatgtggc tgtcaggaag
    86641 tgaactgcga aataatcact ctgtctagat ttttctgcga attcgttaag ctatattgaa
    86701 gtatcagtaa gtttatgtcg caattagacc aatactttgt cgatttcgca ccattctcac
    86761 taaagagtga cccgactgcc ataggacagc cgggtcacgt tctaccaatt tcgaaaggag
    86821 gtctgcggta tccgaagaat cgcggtgcct gttgcaggcg gcggacaaca ccaaaggccc
    86881 ctgtcccgtc gacagcaggg ccagaacagg gcaccctgcc cggtcagata tccaacgtgt
    86941 tgtctttttc ccagcgcgag aaatgcgaca caaacgaatt ccattcctga tgcttcatct
    87001 tcaggaacgc ggatgagaat tcatcgccca tcatcgcctt cagttccgtg tctttgtcgt
    87061 agtcgcgcag cgcgtccagc atgttcagcg gcagtttcgg cgcatcggtg acggtgtggc
    87121 cctcggcata catatcaatg tcatggcgcg ggccgggatc ggccttggag cgcagccctg
    87181 acagccccgc cgcgataatc accgcttgca gcaaataggg gttagcagcc ccgtctgcca
    87241 agcgcagctc gaaccggccc ggaccgggca cgcgcaccat atgggtgcga ttgttgcccg
    87301 tccacgtcac ggtattgggt gcccaggtcg cgcccgacat ggtgcgcggc gcgttgatgc
    87361 gtttgtagct gttcaccgtg gggttggtga tcgccgccaa tgcgctggca tgtttcatga
    87421 tcccgccaag gaaatgtttg cccttctcgc tcagccccac ttctccggtg gggccgtcac
    87481 cctcacccgc gaaaacattg gtcttggcct cagccccggt gcatcccaga ccgagatatg
    87541 ggcgtggcag ccattacccg tcagcccttc gaccggtttg ggcatgaagg tggcgcggaa
    87601 cccatgtttt tcggccacgg atttggtcat gaacttgaag aacgaatgct tgtcggcggt
    87661 gcgcagaaca tcgtcaaact cccagttcat ctcgaactgg ccattggcgt cctcgtggtc
    87721 gttttgatac gggccccagc ccagatccag catataatcg caaatctcgc gcaccacgtc
    87781 ataacggcgc atcaccgcct gctggtcgta acagggtttt tcagcggtat cgaacgggtc
    87841 gctgatctgt tctccatcgg gggtcagcag aaagaactcg gcctcgaccc cggttttgac
    87901 atgcagccct tcggcggcgg cttcgtcgat taggctgcgc agaacgttgc gcggggcttg
    87961 ggcgacgtcc tcgccctcca tcacgcagtc ggcggcgacc cacgcaacct cgggcttcca
    88021 aggcagctga atgaccgagg acggatcggg caccgccaac atgtctgggt gcgccggggt
    88081 catgtccaga taagtggcga acccggcaaa gcctgcgcct tcgatctgca tctcggcgat
    88141 ggcttgtgcg gggaccagtt tggcccgttg tccaccgaac agatcggtga acgagatcat
    88201 gaagtatttg acgccttttt ccttggcgaa agcagccaga tctgtcgtca tggtcggctt
    88261 tcctttccct gttgaaccca aaagaaaagg cgcggccccg gtcagggtcg cgcccgcttg
    88321 tctcagaacc ccggcttgcc cggataccac tctgtccccg ccagaggcac gcgcgccatg
    88381 gcggcggcct ccatcgtcag ggcgcacagg tcttcaggct ccagattgtg cagatcgttg
    88441 tggccgcagg cgcgcgcgat ggtctgcgcc tcaagcgtca tgaccttgag gtaattgcgc
    88501 agacgccgcc cggcctcaac cgggtcaaga cgcgccgcca gttccgggtc ttgcgtggtg
    88561 atgcccgccg gatcgcggcc ttcgtgccaa tcgtcatagg ccccggtggt ggtgcccagc
    88621 ttctgatact cggcctccca tttcgggtca ttgtcaccca aagcgatcaa ggccgccgta
    88681 ccgatagcca ccgcatccgc gcccagtgcc atcgccttgg ccacatccgc gccattgcga
    88741 attccgcccg agatcaccag ctgcacctcg cgatgcacac ccaagtcttg caacgcctgc
    88801 acggcggggc ggatacaggc cagcgtcgga atgcccacat gttcgatgaa cacatcctgc
    88861 gtggccgctg ttccgccctg catcccatcc atcaccacca catcggcccc ggctttcacc
    88921 gccagcgccg tgtcgtaata gggtcgcgtc gcgccgactt tgacataaat cggcacctgc
    88981 caacccgtga tttcgcgcag ttcgaggatt ttgatctcaa gatcatccgg gccggtccag
    89041 tccgggtgac gacaagcaga gcgctggtcg atccccttgg gcagggtgcg catctcggct
    89101 acgcggtcgc tgatcttttg gcctagcagc atcccaccgc cgccgggctt tgcgccctga
    89161 ccgactacaa tctcgattgc gtctgctttg cgcagatcgt cggggttcat gccatagcgc
    89221 gaaggcagat actgatagac caatttgctg gaatgcccgc gttcctcggg tgtcataccg
    89281 ccgtcgcccg tagtggtcga cgtacccgca gcggacgcgc cgcgacccag cgcctctttc
    89341 gcggggccgg acagcgcgcc gaagctcatg cccgcgatgg tgatcgggat atccagctgg
    89401 atcgggttct tggcaaagcg cgtgcccaac gtgaccgagg tgtcacagcg ttcgcgatag
    89461 ccttccagcg ggtatcggct gaccgaggcg cccagaaaca gcaggtcgtc gaaatgcggc
    89521 accttgcgtt tcgcgccgcc gccacgaatg tcatagatgc ccgttgccgc cgcccgccgg
    89581 atttccgcat tgaccgggtt ggaaaacgtc gcagactgta tcggcatcgt gcgtggtgtg
    89641 tgatcgtcca ttacggtctt cctcagtatt ctgccgcgtt gtcgacatcg aaattgtaaa
    89701 gctgccgggc cgagccatag cgtttgaact cttcgggctt ggcatctgct cctgcgcgct
    89761 ccagcaggtc ggccagaagg gtcagatgct cgggtctcat ctctttctcg atgcaatcgg
    89821 cacccagact tttgaccgag ccgcgcacga atagccgcgc ctcatagagg gagtccccca
    89881 acgcatcgcc cgcatcaccg cagaccacca gcgtaccggc ctgcgccata aaggcggaca
    89941 tgtggccgat attgccatgt accacgatgt cgatcccttt catggaaatc ccgcagcgcg
    90001 aactggcatt gcccttgatc accagcaacc cgccatggcc cgtggccccg gcatactgac
    90061 tggcgtcacc ttcgacgatc acggtgcccg acatcatatt ctcggccacg cccggcccga
    90121 ccgagccctc aacccggatc gtcgcctgtt tgttcatccc agcgcagtaa tagccggtcg
    90181 aacccttgac cgtgacctca attggggcat ccagaccgac agcgatggca tggctgccct
    90241 ttgggttctg aacctcccac tgggtctggt tcgtctcggt gctttgggcc tgaagggcag
    90301 cgttcagccc gcgcaggccc tgttctgcga cgtcatagct ctgcatttta gtggctccag
    90361 aaatagacgg tggcgggttc gggttcccaa acgcgggcgt cctcaatacc cggcaggttg
    90421 accagcgcgc ggtactcgct gccgaaagcc acgtattgat cggtctcggc catcaccgcc
    90481 ggtttgcagg caatcgggtc gcgtaccacg ccaaacccgt ccttggtgcc gaccacaaag
    90541 gtgaagaacc catccagatc ctcaaggctg ctttccagcg cctcacccag agtggcccca
    90601 ttctgcatct tccacgtcag ataggcggcg ccgacctcgg tatcgttcat cgattcaatc
    90661 cgcacccctt cgcgcatcag cttgcggcgc agcgcgttgt ggtttgacaa cgagccgtta
    90721 tgcaccagac actgatcgcc gccggttgag aatggatggg cgccttcagt ggtgacggcg
    90781 gattcggtgg ccatgcgcgt atgcccgatc ccgtggctgc catgcatcga cgacagcgag
    90841 aaacgagccg ccacgtcctt tggcagacca acttctttgt agatttcaat cgcatcacca
    90901 tccgacatga cgcgcatggc ggggcgcatc tcacggatcg cctgccgcgc agtatcgacc
    90961 ttgtcagcct gcatcgacag caccgcatgc gtgtcattgg cacgcaaatt gacttcagtt
    91021 cctaccgccg cactcagatc tgaagcgaga gttgcgaaat cggcatcagg gtcatccgac
    91081 tgcaccgtca tttttgcttg gcctgccgac tgggaaccat agattgcgat accggcactg
    91141 tcggggccgc gatcggtcat ggtgatcagc atatcggtca gcattgaacc cagtctgggc
    91201 tcgagcgttt ggtctttgag aaacaacccc acaatcccgc acatcgtctg agaccttctc
    91261 ttgttgtgtt gccgataccc taaaccacgt ccctcaggga aatctaccct taagaaaatt
    91321 tttttcccta tgcgaaaata cgtctaggca gattcctaag gcgaaagcgc tttcattttc
    91381 ctcatggtag gataacttcg ctgccaagaa agaccgcatg aacgggcaaa ctgcgaatcg
    91441 aagcggaagg aaacaggtgg caaaactgac ccaagacccg cattccgtaa gttcaagtga
    91501 tcgagaaaag gttcttgaag tcgccatcgg ccgagaagtt cacgcctttc gcaaacagca
    91561 gaacatcact gttgcagatc ttgcgcagat gaccgggctg tcgatcggaa tggtgtcgaa
    91621 aatcgaaaac gggaatacat cgccttcttt gacgacgctt caggcgctgg cggatgcact
    91681 gtcggttcca ctgaccagtt ttttccgtcg gttcgaagaa cgacggctgg ccgttcacac
    91741 caaagcaggg caaggggtcg agcaggagcg agagggcacc cgcgctaacc atcaatacaa
    91801 cctgctgggc accataggcg ccaacacgtc aggcgtgatc gtcgagccct atctgatcac
    91861 tctgaccgct gaatccgaca cctttccgac ctttcagcac agcggaattg agacgatcta
    91921 tatgctggaa ggcgaggttg actaccgtca cggtgatcag gtctatccgc tgaaacccgg
    91981 cgacacgctg tttttcgagg ctgatgcgcc acacggcccc gagcgtctgg tcacgttgcc
    92041 ccttcgctat ctgtctatca tcagctatcc gcagacaaac tgaagggcgc cagaaattca
    92101 gccgtcaaat atggttttcg aaataagttt agtgaccaaa ccgaaatcag ccgacatcga
    92161 tttctcgcat tcgtaagact tgaccgggca ttggcgagca ttggaacgcc tttcccgaca
    92221 ttgacttggg atttgtctga cccttttgaa gaaatcgacc gctttcaggc cgacatgtcc
    92281 ttaggatcag cacatcaagt cgaagacgac ttaatcatca ggaacttctg tcaaacgacg
    92341 ctcgtgccaa tagcccacgt accgatagca ggaccgaaag acgaagatcc gatttggatc
    92401 ggttgggtta aagcagaggg gcctctgaac cggttgtacg aaagccaaca agttccgaca
    92461 gaagtgcgct gaggtcgcgg ctcaggtatc acttgcaacc ttccctgctc tttctatgct
    92521 ttcatttggt gggtctggcc cacggcctat gcgccccaag tcaatgattt tacgcgacct
    92581 aataagttga agagcaagac taatacacaa agagcttcgt caagagccag atattcagtg
    92641 cttcaggagg gaacaccatg aagagaatta ttcaaaccgc cgcattgagc gcggctgctt
    92701 tcatttcagc cattgccgca ggcaatgcgg aagaatggcg attcaacaat tttctacccg
    92761 aaacccgccc agaaacggca gagctggaac gctttgtcga agaggtcaac gcggcccttg
    92821 aaggtgagaa taagctgaag ctttatagcg gcggatcgct gggtcttccg aacacggaca
    92881 ccctgcggtt cctgccaaag ggtgcggtcg agatgagcct gatctgggcg aactatctgg
    92941 gacgtgacgc gccagcgctc agttcagttg tggttcaagg caccattggc tcgatcgagg
    93001 aattcgaaaa ggcgatcccg acagtgcgcg agatttatca ggaagagttt accgattggg
    93061 gcgtgacctc ggttgggtat gtgccgatcc cgatgctatc tgtgtcggtc ttctgccggg
    93121 atgagccggt gcgcaccatt gacgctctga aatcgaaaaa gctgcgcgtc tgggctcgcg
    93181 atcaggttga aaccttcaca cgccttgggg tcgccgcgca gatcattcca caggaagaga
    93241 tgtatgtggc gctgaaaacc ggcgtggtcg attgtgcact ttatcctgcg ctttatgcac
    93301 acacagtgtc tttgcaggag gtcgccaaat atgcttcgtt cctgtatccg atggcgtccg
    93361 gcccctatgt gatcggggtc gcaaccgaca aatgggacgc tacggatgac gccaccaagg
    93421 cggcaattgc gaccgccgca gacgccttgt gggagcgtac caatcaatac gaggacgatt
    93481 tcgaacgcga gctggccgca cgtgagcagc tggtcgcaga tggtgtcacc tggggagaag
    93541 atttctcgca ggaagaccgc gatctgtttg tgtcgaacgt caccgaaatc tgggctgaac
    93601 tcgcggaaga agctggcggc aacgcccctg cctatcgtga gcgtgtcctg accgccctgg
    93661 gccgctgacg tcaaaatggc gcttagtccg ggaaacatta tcgcgcgggg gctggaccgt
    93721 ctggcccttg cgtgcgccgt ttctgcggcc ctcggaatga tcgccattgt cggcatcatt
    93781 gtcaccagcg tattgatgcg caaatttgcc aatacgccgc tgcacatcac cgaagaagtg
    93841 gtcggcctat tgctcagcgt ttcgttgttt ctaggtctgc cgatggtgac gttgcgggcc
    93901 aaacatgtgc gtgtggcact gttggcggat tttctgaaag gtcgactgca tgtcgcaata
    93961 cagatcgccg cccttctggt cggtatcgtt tttttcctgt ggttgatcgt cgaaactatt
    94021 ccttggttcg aattcgcctt caagcgcaac cttaaaacag aaaccacgcg cattctgctt
    94081 tacccttgga tggcgcttat gccgctgtcg cttgggctga ctctgtctat ctttgtggca
    94141 cgccttgtcg gcattctgga cagggtgaac gacgccgagg ccgacatcaa atgaccccaa
    94201 cgaaagagac caataaatgt cgttctggct gacgttgaca ggcgcgctgg ttgccaccgc
    94261 tggcacgggc gtggcccttg gagcggcgct tggtctgacc gggttgatca ttctgcactt
    94321 tttctcgaac ggggccacgt cgctggctgt ggacgcaatc tggagcgtct tcaattcgtt
    94381 caccctcagc gcagttccca tgttcatcct tctgggcgag gtgctgctgc gcagtggaat
    94441 tagcgagcgg gcctactccg ccttttcccc gctgtttcgt cgcatcccgg ggggcttgct
    94501 gcacaccaat attgcagttt gcaccctgtt cggcgcggtc agcggatcca gtctgtctac
    94561 ggctgcggcg gtgggttcgg tcgcataccc tgagatgtcg aaacgcggct atgacaagga
    94621 tacgattgtg ggcagcttgg cgggcggcgg tactttgggc ctgctgatcc cgcccagctt
    94681 gtcttttctg atctatggcg cgctcactga aacctcgatc gggcgcctgt tcgccgccgg
    94741 tattatccct ggttttctgg ttggtctgat gttcatggcg tatctgttgg tcagatgtac
    94801 ccgaaatccg gccctggccc cgcgcgacga agccccattg ccgctgcggc agacactggc
    94861 ggggttcaaa caaatctggc cgttgcttgc gctgatcatt gcggtcatcg gcagcattgt
    94921 cggagggctg gcgacaccga ccgaagcggc aggcgtgggc gttgtactgg ccgtgatcat
    94981 ttcctccata tggggcgacc tgacttggaa gaagcttgtc gaagcggtct atcagtcggt
    95041 tctgttgttt gcatcggttg ggtttttggt gctgggcgcg acgatactgg cgaaatcgac
    95101 cagtattctg ggcgtgccgc aacagatcct agaagtcgtg gccgaaagcg ggatgggcac
    95161 atacagggtg ctgttaatcg tggtgctgat ctatctggtg ctggggtgct tttttgacgg
    95221 attgtcgttg atgatcatga ccttgccggt cgtattccct ttgcttaccg ggctgggctt
    95281 tgacccaatc tggatcgggg tcatcatcac catcgtcatc gagattggtc aggtcacacc
    95341 cccagtcggg ctaaacctgt cggtcctaac cgcgctgacc aacaacgagg ttggcttggg
    95401 ccgtgtggca attgcgacag ttccatactg gctcatccac ctgttgacca tcttcatcct
    95461 gacggtgttc ccggcactaa ccctttttct tcccaacctt ttgttctgaa tgagcgtagt
    95521 tgtgctcttg caacgacccg gtccggccga acaggttgtg ttgcagagtt tttctgctag
    95581 ccaatgagac tcggcgtgtc ttcaagttag acggccagtt tagcgaattg tcgaaagggg
    95641 cagagtccag gcgtgaatcg gccctcgcgg atcatcttcg cgacttcgat ttcagcaacg
    95701 gttgctgcag taaaaccgaa agctttgaac cccagcattg gtcaagttcg ccttttgatg
    95761 aaccggtggt cctgtccacg atgttgttct agtgtttctg cctcaccacc tcgactggaa
    95821 tcggacatca aaatcccttc agcattttgt tgatggcttt gatacctgct gtttctgcgc
    95881 cgcttttgtc gatgacgatc tttcgcggcg acccgcggct tcagcgatca cgccggaata
    95941 ccgtgtaacg catcggttca gtgttgtgtg gtctaccgca acgccgtgca cgggtatgat
    96001 ttcttctata tgtcgatagg aaacaccgta gctgacgaaa ccagggtcaa tggtcaaaag
    96061 tgtgaaacgc aagctggtgc aagcgccagt ttcgttttcc tcaagatcaa agtgcggttc
    96121 ggccagcttc gcctattggg ttacggccca gacctgtcgt tgagcaagct gcactgcggc
    96181 ttcaccaaag cagtcactca acagccaacc gcaatacagc aggggcagtc caccacccag
    96241 acattcactg cttaaaccca gttcttacgc cgcaagaagt tagtcacgac agaatgtttg
    96301 ataacttact ggttttccac ccttcaatca gcccgaccgc cgcctgggcg tagctctgcg
    96361 gaaactgatc cgaggttcgg gctttcataa tcgtatgaag gcccagcaaa gaccgatcag
    96421 cacccgtgcg gcctcatccg gatcgacctc ggaacggatg gccccgtcat cctttgcctg
    96481 gcacagtatc gcagcaaacc gcccctccag tgcggtcagg taccgctcga ttcgtgcgtt
    96541 aacctcggga tcagagcggt cgaatgaact aatcgaatta aaggcaagac acccggcatc
    96601 ctcaatcttt ggcattcgct cggttgatgc gatgccccgg aaccaaccag ccagatcgtc
    96661 cagcgcatag gtttcgggat caggaaagtg ccgggcttcg gcattgtcca aataagcatc
    96721 cagagtcttt agaaaaaact tttcttttcc ccataagtgg tttggagcgt gaaccgtgtc
    96781 agccccgtct gctgctccaa ctcccgcgta ctggcaccgt ggtatcccct tcgccaaaac
    96841 aggtccaagg ctcccgccac agcactgtcg tgatccgtct tgcgttttcg cgccacagat
    96901 ttctccttgc tttttctatc catgtggata gtaatcaatt tctatccaca tggatagcat
    96961 tagagatgcg cggcagcaaa tgctgcgtga tcgcacctga aacggagacc tgacatgacc
    97021 gccatcgacc cgacacccgg cgcattaaaa cccgtcaccc tgcgcatgat cttcatcctg
    97081 aacgcgctga aaatcctgct ggcctttggt ttcttcgccg gtttcaaatt ctacggcctg
    97141 caggtcggag agctagctgg cccgcaagcc gccaacctga tgctctatac gatgctgggt
    97201 tacatcgtca cctttgcctg tatcgtcgcg tccattctca agcgcagcat gaccggtatc
    97261 cgtgccgcaa ttgctgttga ttttctggtc tcgatcccgg cgacagcggt tgtcggcttt
    97321 gtcatcgcga tcattagcat gggcctgaca ttcaccacca ctgtccgcgc gtattttgcc
    97381 tatcgtgttt gagatgagct ctttggcgag tcacccagac atgatcgacg ggcaatgtat
    97441 ctgcggcgca gtgcgctatc gggtgcaaga caacatgacc gccttcaaat tgtgctattg
    97501 caacttttgc aaaaaggcct cgggctcggc ccatgttgcg aatgctttca ccacgcctga
    97561 ccggatcgaa tggctggaag gtcaagagca actgacatct ttcaatgtgc ctaattccca
    97621 agtgcgccgg gtgttttgcc gaagctgcgg gacatcgctt ccattcaaga cacagaacgg
    97681 caagtttctg gttgtccccg tcggcagcct gtcacgcccg ccgtcccagc ccgttagcgc
    97741 gattgtcggc tgggcgtccc gacccgcatg gtataatgag gcgctggggt tggaaggcgt
    97801 ggtcctcccg ttgaactgag ctggacgtcc gcgctgggtt tgcattttgc gaacatcagg
    97861 tctgtggtgg atatcggcaa aggcattcat ttcctgcagg aagataatcc ccatctgatc
    97921 ggagaaaagc tggaggagtg gttggcgcgc ctgcccgcat gaacctgtcc tgccatctgt
    97981 agttgttgaa ccgtatacat aaatcagatt tcctgatttt atgctctgac tatcgcccaa
    98041 cgcgttcaaa ggccaagcac cggagggaac cctgttgaat ctgacgatcc ccattccttt
    98101 gatcctggcg gctgtcctgc ccgcttttct ggaccggtgc tctgggtccg ataccagcat
    98161 cgctctgggt gtgttggcgc gcgaccgggt ggccttgacc gcgacggcca gcgaaattgt
    98221 cgtcgattta ccaattgccg aaggttccgt ggtcaaggta ggcgacacgc tggttcagct
    98281 tgatcccaca ttgcaaagcg ccaagctggc actggcgcag gcagaactgg aaaaggcaca
    98341 ggccacgctt ctgaaactgc aggtcggacc gcgcgaggaa gaaattgcaa ttgccgaggc
    98401 caaagtagca ggcgctgttg cgcgccttgc cgatgccgag gccatctatg accgaaatgc
    98461 cagactggtc gagaactcgg tcgtgaccga ggctcaggtg gcaaatgatc tggccatgcg
    98521 cgattccgcg cgggctgaat tggccagcgc tcaggaatcg ctgaaagagc tggaaaacgg
    98581 cacccgtccc gaagatccgg cggtcgccga ggccaatgtg cgagctgccg aagcctcggt
    98641 cgccgccga
//
