# Supplementary material for: Decoding coral resistance to eutrophication through the association of hyper‑efficient denitrifiers as key microbial allies
Source: Nat Commun. 2026 May 19;17:3938. doi: 10.1038/s41467-026-72571-w (PMC13187470; doi:10.1038/s41467-026-72571-w)
Supplement: Supplementary file 21 — Source Data [file 41467_2026_72571_MOESM21_ESM.zip › Source Data/FigureS7/AL7_AL7_2_denitrification.gbk]

LOCUS       AL7_2                 101677 bp    DNA              UNK 01-JAN-1980
DEFINITION  Genus species strain strain.
ACCESSION   AL7_2
VERSION     AL7_2
KEYWORDS    .
SOURCE      .
  ORGANISM  .
            .
FEATURES             Location/Qualifiers
     CDS             56..1372
                     /gene="prsE_2"
                     /locus_tag="AL7_03568"
                     /inference="ab initio prediction:Prodigal:002006"
                     /inference="similar to AA sequence:UniProtKB:Q7ANN5"
                     /codon_start=1
                     /transl_table=11
                     /product="Type I secretion system membrane fusion protein
                     PrsE"
                     /translation="MAKKTTKKQAQAWSMRIPALVGFAALAILVGGLGLWAVKTRLAGA
                     IVSSGVIEVQSNRQVVEHPDGGVVGEIFVRDGDVVASGEMLLRLDDTFLSSEQTIVEAQ
                     LFELLTRRVRLQAERDGLSSQELAAQLHEVQTEYSIDLDLIEGQQNLFDARVETLSKQQ
                     EQLNKQLVQIESEIEGTQAQLVSLRRQVELIEDELEDQQSLLKRGLTQTSRVLALQREE
                     ASLTGEIGRLEAAVARLKGQIASTEIQIVELSATRREEAITTLRDVQAQVAELSERRLS
                     LSERLTRLDIRAPVSGTVYGSQVFALQSVVQPGEPMMYVVPQDTPLLVAARVDAIHVDQ
                     LHVGQPVALRFPAFNQRETPELDGQVKNVSADTFTDEKSGFTFYRAEVVMNDGELDRLN
                     GQELLPGMPVETLIKTDERTPLSYLVKPMADYFNRAFRE"
     gene            56..1372
                     /locus_tag="AL7_03568"
                     /gene="prsE_2"
     CDS             complement(1381..2388)
                     /locus_tag="AL7_03569"
                     /inference="ab initio prediction:Prodigal:002006"
                     /codon_start=1
                     /transl_table=11
                     /product="hypothetical protein"
                     /translation="MRYIIALVFLWFPAVTQAQVWEDRQVFNAEADEAHIRVISSTDTF
                     LFEPMISSFIKENPDISVEYLVTGTADIDRIVRTAPEDFDIVISSAMDLQLKLANDGYG
                     RVIDDISLPSWAQWHRSLFAFTFEPATIVINRAAFSGAPVPETRQQLIEALRMRPDSFR
                     GRVGTYDIRQSGLGYLFATQDARASETFWRLMEVMGGLDVRLYCCSGDMIDDLVKGEIA
                     VAYNVLGSYADARAGHKDTLEVILPSDFQTTMMRTVMVLEGTPVPEFAASFVRHLVSKQ
                     STQSGGGHTLPPLAPFDTDEERETIGLDPALMTFLDRLKRRRFLAEWESAVIQR"
     gene            complement(1381..2388)
                     /locus_tag="AL7_03569"
     CDS             complement(2367..3734)
                     /gene="sasA_10"
                     /locus_tag="AL7_03570"
                     /EC_number="2.7.-.-"
                     /inference="ab initio prediction:Prodigal:002006"
                     /inference="protein motif:HAMAP:MF_01837"
                     /codon_start=1
                     /transl_table=11
                     /product="Adaptive-response sensory-kinase SasA"
                     /translation="MPPDPNVSGSLRNRLVLTLIGGAAILAFLLFVAVRNYAAQVAQQG
                     QDNILGASVASILDAAALREGVLEVDIPYAAFAMLSTPADDRIFYSIFQDGTFLSGYED
                     FPPTIGPRDGKSLFSSSQIRGETIRQVSASRTLVGLDKQTELVVALGQTQDALAETLDQ
                     ISRNAAILGVGFFALAAALSFWATSSTIGQLNRLTTSVTRRGPQDLSPFKKPVPREMAP
                     LVASLNSLMGRLDQSLSQSEDFIAEAAHRVRTPLATVRSYADATLQRVEKEENREALRS
                     MVRAIDESSRAAGQLLDHAMITFRADHLEREDIDLNALVSDLVQRLTPIAEMKDLSLSL
                     CGDPQVMYSGDPILIQNAVRNMIDNALKYAPADSSVRIEVTSEPWAQIRVKDRGPGFPL
                     NEIDTLTRRFERGKNASGTIGSGLGLTIAQDVATAHGGALALSNRQGGGACVTLSL"
     gene            complement(2367..3734)
                     /locus_tag="AL7_03570"
                     /gene="sasA_10"
     CDS             complement(3724..4392)
                     /gene="tctD_2"
                     /locus_tag="AL7_03571"
                     /inference="ab initio prediction:Prodigal:002006"
                     /inference="similar to AA sequence:UniProtKB:P0CL17"
                     /codon_start=1
                     /transl_table=11
                     /product="Transcriptional regulatory protein tctD"
                     /db_xref="COG:COG0745"
                     /translation="MKFLLVEDNLDLANAISSRMRLDGHVVDNASTLGDATAFVETQEY
                     DLILLDIMLPDGDGRDFLKRHRASHLDTPVIVLTARSQVSDRIGSLDLGADDYVTKPFD
                     HAELEARCRAVLRRKSGNTKTTIEVGGIVFDPLAGHLTVGDETVSLRNRELRLLELFIS
                     APGQVFSKQKLTDRLFSYDDDVSDNAIEVYVGRLRKHLEPSDLKITTLRGLGYRLDHAS
                     "
     gene            complement(3724..4392)
                     /locus_tag="AL7_03571"
                     /gene="tctD_2"
     CDS             4501..5481
                     /locus_tag="AL7_03572"
                     /inference="ab initio prediction:Prodigal:002006"
                     /codon_start=1
                     /transl_table=11
                     /product="hypothetical protein"
                     /translation="MTTFALGRRALIAAVAAVGLAGPVLAEDQVVDSIHFLIPGGAGGG
                     WDGTARGTGEALTNAGLVGTASYENMSGGGGGKAIGYLIENADSNHGTLMVNSTPIVIR
                     SLTGVFPHNFRDLTLVSGTIGDYAAIVVGKDSPINSMSDLLAAFDADPGNTAIGGGSVP
                     GGMDHLVAAMVMEAAGKDALGVKYIPYDAGGKAMAALLSGEIAALSTGFSEAVDLANAG
                     EVKIIGVTSADRVEAAPDAMTMKEQGIDTTFVNWRGFFAAPGLPEDKLAAYQAAIAKMY
                     DTPEWEEVRARNGWVNIHNSGDDFRSFLEQQEQQIGDLMKKLGFL"
     gene            4501..5481
                     /locus_tag="AL7_03572"
     CDS             5548..6030
                     /locus_tag="AL7_03573"
                     /inference="ab initio prediction:Prodigal:002006"
                     /codon_start=1
                     /transl_table=11
                     /product="hypothetical protein"
                     /translation="MALDRWIALILLGVCLTYGYAAWFTMDSSLPPFMQRNPIWPSTFP
                     KVLSILGIITATIILLGFEKAEPSEPEIDYRRLGDYHLGQAIMLLVLMVVYALCLRPVG
                     FLISTSAFLIFGSFILGERKWHIMLPVALIATGTVWYLVQEVLGIYMRPLPGIFGG"
     gene            5548..6030
                     /locus_tag="AL7_03573"
     CDS             6032..7543
                     /locus_tag="AL7_03574"
                     /inference="ab initio prediction:Prodigal:002006"
                     /codon_start=1
                     /transl_table=11
                     /product="hypothetical protein"
                     /translation="MLEGLLIGLQTAFSLQNLLMVVAGCLIGTFIGMLPGLGPMSIIAI
                     MIPVAISMGDPSAALILLAGVYYGAIFGGSTSSILLNAPGVAGTVASSFDGYPMARQGK
                     AGKALTIAAIASFAGGTFGALLLMIFAPALSSVALLFHSAEYFALMVVGLSAIAAFAGT
                     GQVAKAIIMTILGLIMATVGEGVLFNMPRFTMGIMDLQSGFGFITLAMAMFALPEALFL
                     VLKPKDLKGEEGEIKDLRISREEAKAIAPVIGRQSIQGFFIGVLPGAGATIASFLGYAV
                     ERNIAPKAEQDEFGKGSIKGLAAPETANNAACTGSFVPLLTLGIPGSGTTAILLGALIA
                     LNVTPGPRLMLDDPQIFWAVIMSMFIGNLVLLILNLPLIPYIAKVLSVPRNYLIPFILF
                     FTLMGAYIGQNNATELLILVGFGVCATALKFADYPLAPLLIGFILGGMMEDNFSRSMQL
                     YDGIAFIWERPMTLGLLVIAALLVLLPSYRARRAQARAEGVAEGD"
     gene            6032..7543
                     /locus_tag="AL7_03574"
     CDS             7536..8720
                     /gene="yfdE"
                     /locus_tag="AL7_03575"
                     /EC_number="2.8.3.19"
                     /inference="ab initio prediction:Prodigal:002006"
                     /inference="similar to AA sequence:UniProtKB:P76518"
                     /codon_start=1
                     /transl_table=11
                     /product="Acetyl-CoA:oxalate CoA-transferase"
                     /db_xref="COG:COG1804"
                     /translation="MTDPLAGIRVLDLTNVLAGPYCCYQLALMGADVIKVERPDGGDLA
                     RVLGADPARNKAGMGISFLAQNAGKKSVTLDMKSEKGKALLKRLVQSADVLVENFRPGV
                     MDRLGLGYEILRNSNPNLIYCAISGFGQDGPRRGDPAYDQIVQGISGVMSITGAPDTAP
                     YRVGYPLADTVGGMTAAFAVAAALNANPRGTYLDVAMSEAVISTMGWVVSNYLVGGVTP
                     GAHGNENTTSAPSGTFATRDNPINIAANRDEQWQALARCLGRDDLLNNPDYATREDRKT
                     NRHALRTELERTLKTKAAAEWVSELNALGVPTGQVLTVPEALADPQLSDRGLIGSLLVH
                     GEQMQLAGSPVVMNGARRMPQIAPPKLGADNKAVWSEIGLTDAEVDALSREGII"
     gene            7536..8720
                     /locus_tag="AL7_03575"
                     /gene="yfdE"
     CDS             8717..9484
                     /gene="citZ"
                     /locus_tag="AL7_03576"
                     /EC_number="2.3.3.16"
                     /inference="ab initio prediction:Prodigal:002006"
                     /inference="similar to AA sequence:UniProtKB:P39120"
                     /codon_start=1
                     /transl_table=11
                     /product="Citrate synthase 2"
                     /db_xref="COG:COG0372"
                     /translation="MSDVSDWWATSIIDMEPGRIDLRGEPIQNLIGRLGFAEMIWFMVR
                     GDRPSKAQAQLFEAALVAAVDHGPQAPSIATARMAVTCGLPLNNAMASAVNMLGDIHGG
                     AGEQAVELYHFMGHYPGTLAQAIDAWIESHGKILPGFGHRFHTPTDPRAPRLMDLVAEA
                     VKTRACDGQFMRIAQQIEAELARRKGKPVPMNIDGATAVIYAELGFAPPLARGLFCLSR
                     SVGILAHAWEQMQQGGRNKGPTPPSYRWTYQPG"
     gene            8717..9484
                     /locus_tag="AL7_03576"
                     /gene="citZ"
     CDS             complement(9481..10677)
                     /gene="ackA"
                     /locus_tag="AL7_03577"
                     /EC_number="2.7.2.1"
                     /inference="ab initio prediction:Prodigal:002006"
                     /inference="similar to AA sequence:UniProtKB:P37877"
                     /codon_start=1
                     /transl_table=11
                     /product="Acetate kinase"
                     /db_xref="COG:COG0282"
                     /translation="MTHVVTLNAGSSSMKFGLFELTEDDPVMVCTGVVERIGEPEPIVK
                     ARSSGGGVLANGTAGDIHDHAAALDWVLNLLSRAFPSCEVTAVGHRIVHGGPEIDTPLP
                     LTAAALEELDKLSPYAPLHQPHNLAGVKAAMERFPNAAQIACFDTAFHRNHPWENDVFA
                     LPREYYDKGVRRYGFHGLSYEYISDHLAKTAPLLHAGRVVVAHLGNGASMCAMIGGRSV
                     GSTMGFSSLDGLPMGSRCGQLDPGVLLYLMDQEGLSASEISDLLFRKSGLLGLSGLSSD
                     MRTLEKADTRESRQAISYFTFRIRRELGAMAAILGGIDALIFTGGIGENSRLVRDRVCS
                     GMGWLGIELDPDANADNDRIISTDLSRVVAMVIPTNEELVIARAAADLLANRSHRKSA"
     gene            complement(9481..10677)
                     /locus_tag="AL7_03577"
                     /gene="ackA"
     CDS             complement(10957..13137)
                     /gene="yhgF"
                     /locus_tag="AL7_03578"
                     /inference="ab initio prediction:Prodigal:002006"
                     /inference="similar to AA sequence:UniProtKB:P46837"
                     /codon_start=1
                     /transl_table=11
                     /product="Protein YhgF"
                     /db_xref="COG:COG2183"
                     /translation="MDRIARTIATEIKARSEQVGAAIKLLDEGATVPFVARYRKEATGG
                     LDDTQLRLLSERLTYLRELEARRETILNSIKDQGKLTDDLSKSIARAETKAQLEDIYLP
                     YKPKRRTKAMIARENGLEPLVDAILADRNCDPEILAAAYLTEAVTTTRDALNGARDILT
                     ERLTENAALLGELRSFMQHEALLSAKVIEGKEKDGAKFSDYFDHSELWADVPSHRALAM
                     LRASKEGIVTLDIAPEPEFGAARAETIVAAHLQTRGTGQADAWLRKVAGWTWRVKLSLS
                     MMVELMADLRSRAQDEAIQVFSRNLKDLLFAAPAGAKATLGLDPGIRTGVKAAVVDATG
                     KVVATDTLYPFQPKNDLRGAQASILNLISAHRIELIAIGNGTASRETERLVADTLALLP
                     KTVKAPTKVVVSEAGASVYSASELAAREFPDLDVSLRGAVSIARRLQDPLAELVKIEPK
                     SIGVGQYQHDVDQHRLSQSLDSAIEDVVNAVGVDLNTASAPLLSRVSGLGPAQAEAIVT
                     HRDLNGPFLSRKDLLSVARLGPRAFEQCAGFLRIRDGSEPLDASSVHPEAYDIARRVVA
                     ACGRDIRHIMGHDGALKGLRAEQFVTQDFGLPTVRDIFAELEKPGRDPRPSFVSASFTD
                     GIEEITDLKPGMVLEGTVTNVAAFGAFVDIGVHQDGLVHVSQLADRFVKDPHDVVKTGQ
                     VVKVRVVDVDVARKRIGLTMRKQGGGGNRRGG"
     gene            complement(10957..13137)
                     /locus_tag="AL7_03578"
                     /gene="yhgF"
     CDS             complement(13273..14013)
                     /locus_tag="AL7_03579"
                     /inference="ab initio prediction:Prodigal:002006"
                     /codon_start=1
                     /transl_table=11
                     /product="hypothetical protein"
                     /translation="MPIYPGGQNICGASIGVLCLESYFPKPPGHIKNPSSLPFPVLYEM
                     IEGVTVPKLLNNPTPELLEPFIKGAQRLESEGVRAITGSCGFLALFQKELAEAVSVPVF
                     ASSLIQVPLAYYMTGASAPVGVITADSSALTQRHFDGVGAGDIPVAVQGLENTTEFAEV
                     ILRNTRTRMDTDLIEAEVLNAVRKLKRDTPEIRSLVLECTDLPPYAASIQKELSLPVYD
                     LVTLAHMAHSVSTRSPYRGLMPWV"
     gene            complement(13273..14013)
                     /locus_tag="AL7_03579"
     CDS             complement(14052..15290)
                     /gene="dadA1_1"
                     /locus_tag="AL7_03580"
                     /EC_number="1.4.99.-"
                     /inference="ab initio prediction:Prodigal:002006"
                     /inference="similar to AA sequence:UniProtKB:Q9HTQ0"
                     /codon_start=1
                     /transl_table=11
                     /product="D-amino acid dehydrogenase 1"
                     /db_xref="COG:COG0665"
                     /translation="MSERVTIIGAGIVGICCALSLQERGKTVRLIDRGEPGQETSFGNA
                     GVVSPWSVIPQAVPGIWKAIPRMLLDPKSALSVRASFWPRMVPWGLRFLKASDERSVRR
                     ISNAMELLCRPSIELYRRHLQNTGYEDLIVDSNYIHAFRHPNQADLKALGYLIRQEKGG
                     QLERIDGPELRRIEPALSEDFEAAILIKGQARITSPGQIGAVLAEKARQQGAEFIRAEV
                     RKLNRTDEGRWHLTTQTDTLQADTVILAAGVWSAELLKPLGLSVPLAAERGYHVQFPAP
                     LASLQNSVMDVDAKVVASSMQGGLRVAGTAEFARVDAPPDPRKQALLTRQAKAMIPDLN
                     TADTQFWMGRRPSFPDSLPAIGPIDGHQGLFSAFGHSHYGLMMAPKTGELVADLVAGQR
                     LNISLDPFALSRF"
     gene            complement(14052..15290)
                     /locus_tag="AL7_03580"
                     /gene="dadA1_1"
     CDS             complement(15292..17505)
                     /locus_tag="AL7_03581"
                     /inference="ab initio prediction:Prodigal:002006"
                     /codon_start=1
                     /transl_table=11
                     /product="hypothetical protein"
                     /translation="MSETETRDDHDLTAEELAAIEEQFDEGAAVRQVTPNTAKVLRVVA
                     LLFASYEFFTAGFGLPADHWHMGIYLALLFILVYATIPIVGAKNLYALKISRFRIGNVP
                     LYDLVFMAFGIVAALYVGFAWRGIPFLGIEEQTFRMGNPNNYDVFLGVVIILLVLDIAR
                     RTLGWVLPLIICVFISYALLGPYFPGLLQHPGVNFKTFVSSMYFPQEGIYGVTLWVVST
                     IVFHFVLFGVIAQRTGLGQLFIDNATILAGRYTGGPAKVSVVSSAFFGTISGSSVANTV
                     STGALTIPNMKRLGYPGHFAGGVEAASSAGGQITPPIMGAAAFIMAEFLEVPYTTIVIA
                     AIFPALLHYVGVFAVVHLMARKLNLKGLTKEQLPQLKAVWAEGWANIVPLIGLLVVLFT
                     GYTPFMSAFCGISLAVIAGMSRIKQPPTLIYAAAFLAFVLWKFSDGGFDLTMTAILCAL
                     SVTATLNPQKRIEVPEMLAAVELGVKYSLAVGAAAAAVGIVVGVINTTGIGFRIGFMVT
                     QGAGNLAADLYNMISFGSFQLFAIEDLQLFISLIFIAVVCILMGAGIPTTALYIMLVSV
                     AQPALAQLGVPPIASHLFVLYYGVVSEITPPVCTSAYAAAAIANSNPFRTGLSAFTLGL
                     GKVIAPMAFVYAPVLLFVSSTGFDFWEFTYTATSCIAGVIALSAAVVGYWLQPLNVLSR
                     ILIAFAGIIFVAPTLTADLIALAVASPVIVAQLIARTRTQATA"
     gene            complement(15292..17505)
                     /locus_tag="AL7_03581"
     CDS             complement(17586..18593)
                     /locus_tag="AL7_03582"
                     /inference="ab initio prediction:Prodigal:002006"
                     /codon_start=1
                     /transl_table=11
                     /product="hypothetical protein"
                     /translation="MRLMKCLTGLALAGAMAAPALAQDPTFFRIGTGGAGGTYFPIGGT
                     IANGISAPPGSRPCEEGGQCGVPGLIAIAQSTTASVFNNAAVENGELEAGLAAADVTRS
                     MYLGEGKFEGKPHPKLRIVANLFPEDLHLVLPAGQTIGDLSDLKGKRVGIAQAGSGTQV
                     AVLQMLDAWGVNRDNMDEAELNNSQSAERLADGQLDAYFYAAGWPVAAMVQLSSTKGMN
                     LHSFSDEDLAKINEIIPAYIPSAIPGGVYEGIDTETKTPAVSAMLVVSSDLSEELVYQL
                     TKALWNDNTRKLLDNGHAKGKQITADTALDGVEALGVPLHPGAEKFYKEAGLLQ"
     gene            complement(17586..18593)
                     /locus_tag="AL7_03582"
     CDS             18723..19667
                     /locus_tag="AL7_03583"
                     /inference="ab initio prediction:Prodigal:002006"
                     /codon_start=1
                     /transl_table=11
                     /product="hypothetical protein"
                     /translation="MNLTQLTVFREVMESGSISQTAKKLNRTQPAISLALKNLEKSLGL
                     ILFERRGRRLIPVPEAHYLLSETTGILDRLSKISNTMHGLLKGSSGSLNIAAMPGPSTF
                     AFPNFISRSVGGNPDIQITLSTRSSPQIMELAGTQNIDFGFADFEHPTGKQPQFSAEII
                     SGDCFCALDRDNPLAKESAITISDLDGVPMGGLHDTHPFQEKVRQAFQMVSANYTPTVT
                     CQYFLPLIPFVGSGQCCTIVDPLTVVTERELNISNDRVVFLPFSEPLRYEYAILSPNHR
                     PPSQLALQIKAGWKAEVLSMLHRTGANPQTEIA"
     gene            18723..19667
                     /locus_tag="AL7_03583"
     CDS             complement(19692..21905)
                     /gene="rcsC_3"
                     /locus_tag="AL7_03584"
                     /EC_number="2.7.13.3"
                     /inference="ab initio prediction:Prodigal:002006"
                     /inference="protein motif:HAMAP:MF_00979"
                     /codon_start=1
                     /transl_table=11
                     /product="Sensor histidine kinase RcsC"
                     /translation="MIEHLTDPSDSVDRQNEKLRKIAEALMRRVEESTDASGAAYAQFQ
                     RAAVLEQEVRARTNDLERALELLNDSNARLAQANKDTEAARADLANAIETVQEGFALFN
                     RDEKLVLCNSRFGLHMPDIQERLSPGLSFAEYVELVSRSGFLSLPETMTPTDWAKSRLD
                     RHTDDHVVFNVRLVGNRWSQVSEHRTPDGGTVILQTDVTDIMRIERQERDRILDDKARL
                     IRATLEHIEQGVCIFDNKHRLIGWNNRASELLAIPIAQFQTGTRFESLSNRLGANIRFQ
                     KGVTEADLLNWVTRQTYRRPLQFQMHRGRSKILSVFAQEMPDRGFVISFTDVTAERKSA
                     QALYEAKELLEQRVTSRTMELADALNEAERANASKSRFVAAASHDLLQPLSAAKLYVAS
                     LGSGLDKDDAKTVAGKAESALNSVEHILEALLDISKLDSGRATAHLSTISVSTLFSQME
                     DAFRPVAQAKGLELSFVDTNARVTSDASYLRRILQNLLSNAIRYTETGKVLVGVRRRKG
                     AIALQVWDTGIGIALDQRDIVFQEFQRLHSDASAAEGMGLGLAIVERACGLLQHPIQLF
                     SEVGKGTGFSVEVPLAREEQTTSSSAPAAHDPGSKVLGNTVVLLIENDENLRSALTMTI
                     ESWGVEVLESESEDEAINLLREIDILPDAIVADFQLNHDRTGVDAIHALTNEFGPLPGC
                     VISANRSPELARRCKRANLPLLYKPLDAQLLRSTLESSIEQRN"
     gene            complement(19692..21905)
                     /locus_tag="AL7_03584"
                     /gene="rcsC_3"
     CDS             complement(21909..23078)
                     /locus_tag="AL7_03585"
                     /inference="ab initio prediction:Prodigal:002006"
                     /codon_start=1
                     /transl_table=11
                     /product="hypothetical protein"
                     /translation="MDQAVGWATARTGATGIVKTAFARYDTGQALGVLVRQFGAEPLAL
                     VILFVSPNADAAAVIAKAEQVFAPTPVVGCTTAGELADSGYCEDQIVAIGLPQSHFDTR
                     TVLVSDLNDFEAESIINEMIHNRNAMMVTAPDWNHEFTFLMIDGLSTKEDALTSELAVG
                     LGPVPLFGGSAGDGTRFGRTYVLHQGKALSNAAILTQVRTRCPIKVFKTDHLVPTTRRM
                     VVTKADPAKRIVEEINAEPAAREYARILGKDPEQLTTFTFAAHPVVVQIGGQHHVRAIQ
                     QVAGNGDLVFFSAIDEGLVLTLAEPRDMVEHLEEEIGLLTEKRQPDTILGCDCILRRLE
                     AQEKQKTREISDILARNHVVGFSTYGEQYNSIHVNQTLTGVAIYPPEKE"
     gene            complement(21909..23078)
                     /locus_tag="AL7_03585"
     CDS             complement(23124..23804)
                     /gene="lnrK"
                     /locus_tag="AL7_03586"
                     /inference="ab initio prediction:Prodigal:002006"
                     /inference="similar to AA sequence:UniProtKB:P94439"
                     /codon_start=1
                     /transl_table=11
                     /product="Transcriptional regulatory protein LnrK"
                     /db_xref="COG:COG2197"
                     /translation="MLADSVVRSGFEKVLIVDDHPLFCDALSMTLQSVAQIGEIHTADR
                     LEGAMELLSGGLKPDAVMLDLNLPDVEGLDGLVRLKAAANAPVIVVSSMTDNRVVSQVI
                     QAGASGYVPKHSQRDVFRLAFETVHSGKVFVPEGCVLINVEEDEHADAVNRLATLTNQQ
                     ARILQLICEGKLNKQIAYDLSIAEPTVKAHVTAIMRKLGVQSRTQAVLIAKKASFASVL
                     QDQG"
     gene            complement(23124..23804)
                     /locus_tag="AL7_03586"
                     /gene="lnrK"
     CDS             23986..24534
                     /locus_tag="AL7_03587"
                     /inference="ab initio prediction:Prodigal:002006"
                     /codon_start=1
                     /transl_table=11
                     /product="hypothetical protein"
                     /translation="MELSDSRVIAAPRSKVWDALLSAEVLKECVPGCQEMTGSVDDGFE
                     ATVVQKVGPVKATFKGAVTLSDIVTLESVKLSGEGKGGAAGFAKGAADVSLSDVPEGTL
                     LTYTVDARVGGKLAQLGSRVIDGVARKMAGRFFENFQNAVEPEKTPDPETSDQVQAEPS
                     AEGEGDEAKKGWFKRVLGG"
     gene            23986..24534
                     /locus_tag="AL7_03587"
     CDS             24563..25045
                     /gene="coxS_2"
                     /locus_tag="AL7_03588"
                     /EC_number="1.2.5.3"
                     /inference="ab initio prediction:Prodigal:002006"
                     /inference="similar to AA sequence:UniProtKB:P19921"
                     /codon_start=1
                     /transl_table=11
                     /product="Carbon monoxide dehydrogenase small chain"
                     /translation="MKISMTVNGKAVSGEVEGRTLLSGFLREQLSLTGTHVGCDTAQCG
                     ACVVHVNGQAVKSCNMLAVEADGADVGTIEGQANADGSLNVIQQAFQDHHGLQCGFCTP
                     GMVMSAAALLKDNPRPSEAEIRKYLEGNLCRCTGYHNIVKAIMAASGQDVGSIAAE"
     gene            24563..25045
                     /locus_tag="AL7_03588"
                     /gene="coxS_2"
     CDS             25126..27486
                     /gene="cutL_2"
                     /locus_tag="AL7_03589"
                     /EC_number="1.2.5.3"
                     /inference="ab initio prediction:Prodigal:002006"
                     /inference="similar to AA sequence:UniProtKB:P19913"
                     /codon_start=1
                     /transl_table=11
                     /product="Carbon monoxide dehydrogenase large chain"
                     /translation="MPKDSGIGASSKRREDVRFLTGAGNYTDDINVRGQAYVYFLRSDI
                     AHGRINSVDTSSAEGMPGVVRVFTGKDFEGVGGMPCGWEVTDKHGAPMQEPPHPILAQG
                     KVRHVGDPIAAVVADSLEQARDAAEAIDLDIEELPAVIDMKSAAQEGATLVHDDLKNNI
                     CYDWQLGEVDDAKVNDVFANAAHVTTLDLVNNRLVANPMEPRVAVAEYSRGTDEYTLYT
                     TSQNPHVIRLLMCAFVLGLPEHKVRVVAPDVGGGFGTKIFHYAEEAFCTFAAKACNRPV
                     KWTASRSEAFMSDAQGRDHVSTIELALDADNNFIGLRTNTYANLGAYLSTFSSSVPTWL
                     HGTLMAGNYKTPVIQVNVKAMFTNTVPVDAYRGAGRPEATFQLERVIDKAARELGVDPI
                     ALRRQNFVTQFPYDTPVALTYDTGDYNGTMDKLEAAADLAGFAARRAKSEANGKLRGLG
                     VNCYIEACGIAPSNIVGMLGARAGLYDAATVRVNATGSISVMVGAHSHGQGHETAFPQV
                     VADMIGIDESMVEIVHGDTSKIPFGMGTYGSRSLAVCGSAMVKATEKVIDKAKKIAAHL
                     LEASEADIELKDGQFSVAGTDKSVAWGDVTLTAYVPHNYPLEVEPGLEETAFYDPANFT
                     FPAGAYACEVEVDPDTGQVSIEKFTAADDFGNIVNPMIVDGQVHGGIGQGIGQALLENC
                     AYDENGQLLSASFMDYAMPRADDVPFYGVDHSSQTPCTHNPLGVKGCGEAGAIGSPPAV
                     VNAVLDALNSGGRAVDHIDMPMSPSRVWTAMHG"
     gene            25126..27486
                     /locus_tag="AL7_03589"
                     /gene="cutL_2"
     CDS             27582..28373
                     /gene="coxM_3"
                     /locus_tag="AL7_03590"
                     /EC_number="1.2.5.3"
                     /inference="ab initio prediction:Prodigal:002006"
                     /inference="similar to AA sequence:UniProtKB:P19920"
                     /codon_start=1
                     /transl_table=11
                     /product="Carbon monoxide dehydrogenase medium chain"
                     /translation="MYNFEFEKPSTIADAVAALAAEDAQALGGGQTLIPTLKQRLAAPS
                     KLVSVSGIAEMQGVCVDDDGSVSVGGATPHAVVARDAAGSYPALAALAGQIGDPAVRNR
                     GTIGGSVANNDPAACYPAGVLGSGATVVTNARQIAADDFFQGMFTTALDEGEIITSIRF
                     PVPQAASYQKFLQPASRFALVGVYLARFTDGVRVAVTGASEDGVFRWSEAEQALNKEFR
                     PDALMDLRINPANMIADLHGSKEYRAHLVSVMTKRAVEACM"
     gene            27582..28373
                     /locus_tag="AL7_03590"
                     /gene="coxM_3"
     CDS             complement(28571..30397)
                     /gene="opuD"
                     /locus_tag="AL7_03591"
                     /inference="ab initio prediction:Prodigal:002006"
                     /inference="similar to AA sequence:UniProtKB:P54417"
                     /codon_start=1
                     /transl_table=11
                     /product="Glycine betaine transporter OpuD"
                     /db_xref="COG:COG1292"
                     /translation="MSIPDPFTDVEIKTADAGFYENYSVPIALISKAIMVALVLWALVF
                     PANANGTLGSLNGRLLELFNSFYIVIVGLFLVFLAVVAAIPSTGRRVMGTPGEKPEFSN
                     FSWFSMMFGAGLGVGLMVFATAEPLGLWGSNPEIVSEAVVGNTPEALQSAYRYTFLHYG
                     FHAWAIYVVTGLSLAYYAYTRDMPLTIRSALTPLFGRFVNGFFGHVVDVLGVVATILGV
                     SVTIGYGVSQFIDGLYAITGMEWVMDLGGEVPTPSKVGLITGLVVIMCLSIISAVSGVG
                     RGVKYLSNLNLVLSIILLGTFVVFGSFVFAMTTYGTAMVDYILHILSLSFNAYGPLSVE
                     AFAAALPAEAQAHANDLMGGATNAWGSFDGFKSGLEGAAAELDEATLAAVYAAGEQGRQ
                     FGWQSGWTTFYWAWWIAFSPFVGLFLARISKGRSVREFIVGCVFAPALVCFAWMTVLGG
                     TAIDLELAGAAEGAIIGASNTNKLFVTLSYMIDGGLLSMLNVMCVILIMTFLVTSADSG
                     ILVMNTIMSGGSQETGIKHRIIWGVILTAVIGALILAAGENNPMDALRNAMIIGALPFT
                     AVMGLMCIALAKALFRDSQRDKHAATGAQAAE"
     gene            complement(28571..30397)
                     /locus_tag="AL7_03591"
                     /gene="opuD"
     CDS             complement(30815..31759)
                     /gene="ophA1"
                     /locus_tag="AL7_03592"
                     /EC_number="1.-.-.-"
                     /inference="ab initio prediction:Prodigal:002006"
                     /inference="similar to AA sequence:UniProtKB:P33164"
                     /codon_start=1
                     /transl_table=11
                     /product="Phthalate dioxygenase reductase"
                     /translation="MDTQVARLVRKTPLSPDTSDFCFEIESGRFTSLEPGAHVDIHLED
                     GLIRQYSLWSWSQDGRLINVAVKREDEGRGGSLAMHDLQEGVTVEIGGPRNHFKLESHD
                     RHVTLIAGGIGATPLVAMARELLNRGQDFRVYYLVRSKEYAAMDAQFRALGLDEWYHLH
                     CDNTDGLFDLRSVMQSMPMGADVYTCGPEPMLNAVLEAGALLRGGAIHFERFAAASDIE
                     HAPNADFQIEIQSTGAVYPVGKDQSILEVLQANGVQVDFGCSEGLCGTCIVDVVSGEVD
                     HRDGILTPQEQETHEFLCTCVSRAKSDKLVLKL"
     gene            complement(30815..31759)
                     /locus_tag="AL7_03592"
                     /gene="ophA1"
     CDS             31900..32805
                     /gene="gcvA_7"
                     /locus_tag="AL7_03593"
                     /inference="ab initio prediction:Prodigal:002006"
                     /inference="similar to AA sequence:UniProtKB:P0A9F6"
                     /codon_start=1
                     /transl_table=11
                     /product="Glycine cleavage system transcriptional
                     activator"
                     /translation="MSRRHYNLPPLTTLSAFEAAARHLSFKEAASELSVTPGAVSHQIK
                     ALESELGAALFVRKHRGVELTEDGQDLFEALGTSFRQISKVLEKIRSNDSENHVTVGST
                     TAVAALWLSPSVIRFWQDYPHVKVNQMAQDKAFTDRPDIDLFIRYGRDANAQLTHTKLY
                     RDILTPVCSPQMAADLKGASLEDLVQRRLIHLETQDSTWTTWSSWFHDLGFSGVVPVES
                     RVNSYALALQVARKGAGLALGWKRLVQPMLASGKLVALEEFSLPAPDNFYLVGRPDDQL
                     SEGALALKNWLLNELSEGSV"
     gene            31900..32805
                     /locus_tag="AL7_03593"
                     /gene="gcvA_7"
     CDS             32909..34066
                     /gene="yeaW_2"
                     /locus_tag="AL7_03594"
                     /EC_number="1.14.13.239"
                     /inference="ab initio prediction:Prodigal:002006"
                     /inference="similar to AA sequence:UniProtKB:P0ABR7"
                     /codon_start=1
                     /transl_table=11
                     /product="Carnitine monooxygenase oxygenase subunit"
                     /db_xref="COG:COG4638"
                     /translation="MNKHAPLSSVLTPVNTAKGLPNEHYIDPAVFAEERDAVLFANWSG
                     IGFGKDIPEAGDAYPIDFLGVPLLMVRDRDGQIGVFQNTCRHRGMILVDKPQKIRGAIR
                     CPYHSWCYGLNGELRTAPHVGGPGQNTHEDLDFSELGLIRIRSYVWRDVVFVNVSGDAP
                     EFEDVHGELMERWKEFDQPMYHGGAGASVYLELNSNWKLAVENYCESYHLPWVHPGLNS
                     YSRLEDHYNINELGKYSGQGTYVYRQFEGHDGEKLDDFENLSEQWNDGAEYIVVYPNTL
                     LGVQRDHGFAFLIDPITHERSNERIELYYAKKPEDAPEHEALRAKNAQLWKTVFEEDVF
                     VVEGMQKGRHGVKFDGGRFSPAMDGPTHCFHHWVATQIEKARAEV"
     gene            32909..34066
                     /locus_tag="AL7_03594"
                     /gene="yeaW_2"
     CDS             34200..34439
                     /locus_tag="AL7_03595"
                     /inference="ab initio prediction:Prodigal:002006"
                     /codon_start=1
                     /transl_table=11
                     /product="hypothetical protein"
                     /translation="MDLDELDKHLLRAHAEKDVPALIRLYHQAAILAEERQHHEAACFY
                     LTHAFVFALEYGAPEADELNLKLFERGCAHRLTF"
     gene            34200..34439
                     /locus_tag="AL7_03595"
     CDS             34592..37012
                     /gene="abo_10"
                     /locus_tag="AL7_03596"
                     /EC_number="1.5.3.19"
                     /inference="ab initio prediction:Prodigal:002006"
                     /inference="similar to AA sequence:UniProtKB:Q8GAI3"
                     /codon_start=1
                     /transl_table=11
                     /product="4-methylaminobutanoate oxidase
                     (formaldehyde-forming)"
                     /translation="MRNEAQAVVIGGGVIGCSILYHLTKLGWSDVVLLERDELTSGSTW
                     HAAANIHGLHDSTNISRIQHYTMSLYKALEAETGQSCGVFQPGSLYLAQTEEREHQLKL
                     QAAKAKLYGMNFYEISIEEAQKLNPLVNYEGIRCVMFEPDGGNVDPSGVTNAYAVGARQ
                     RGAQIHRFTPVTATEQQEDGSWIVRTPKGDIRTRWVVNAAGLWGREVAALAGIELPLQP
                     TEHQYFVTESMADVKSHGTRLPSVSDRDGEYYLRQEGNGLLVGAYEKDMRFWAEEGTPL
                     DFAHDLFPDDLERIEENVMNAIERLPAVGEAGIKRVINGPMIWSPDSNVLMGPVPEVDG
                     YFCCNGIIPGFSQSGGMGLMAAQWIIEGETEYDMFAWDLARFDSWATKAFTKARVADQY
                     SHRFAIHFPNEERSAGRPARVRPIYEAQKAMGAVFGLNAGWEHPLWFAATPGTKDTNGF
                     TRQNWWGPVGEECRMLRDRAGIIDISNFAKYVCKGPGAADWLNAVFANTMPKTVGRSCL
                     TPLISKRGGIAGDFTVTRVADDEFWVIGSGMAERYHKRFFKQVPLPEGTAFESKTEAMC
                     GFNVAGPKSRDILQRLTNTSLATEDFPFMRSAKIELAGVQVLALRVSFTGDLGWELHCA
                     TQDQARLYNALIEAGKEFGAGPVGSRALMSMRVEKGYGSWSREYSPEYWPHEVDLDRLC
                     KFEKDFLNKAAAQKVLQNPAREDLVILHLNETDVTASNADATGGEPIFKNGEGIGRVTS
                     GTYGYTVGMSLALGYVKNAQPGDEVEVMVLGRPHRATILHEPPFDAAGKALRA"
     gene            34592..37012
                     /locus_tag="AL7_03596"
                     /gene="abo_10"
     CDS             complement(37009..38253)
                     /gene="moeA_2"
                     /locus_tag="AL7_03597"
                     /EC_number="2.10.1.1"
                     /inference="ab initio prediction:Prodigal:002006"
                     /inference="similar to AA sequence:UniProtKB:P12281"
                     /codon_start=1
                     /transl_table=11
                     /product="Molybdopterin molybdenumtransferase"
                     /db_xref="COG:COG0303"
                     /translation="MADGCGCDRHAHMYLSVDEALRRGLSAADPITETETLPLAAAIGR
                     VLACDCFSKVDMPAFDNSAMDGYAVRTADLGDTDLFQMPVAGRIAAGDSGSHAAPVGSA
                     LRIFTGAPVPSDYDAIVMQEDCDFVEGQIRFSRRPKPGQHIRRAGEDLRAGAPILRRGC
                     EIGPREVAALASAGYGEVVVLRKLKVLIFSTGSELRQPGEPLGPGQIYNSNRYMLLALL
                     QKPWIELTDRGQVEDDPELLKQVLLDATETSDLIITTGGVSVGDEDHMPRLFTEIGGVT
                     DVMKVAMKPGKPIMFGRRGRALYIGLPGNTVSAFVTWQIFGSQMMARRAGLHHTPHAAV
                     QAVLSEPLYRTAGRQEYRPVQIDGHTLDGRPRLRLMEPSYSGRVALLAQADGLAIIPAE
                     VTEYPEGQRLELLRF"
     gene            complement(37009..38253)
                     /locus_tag="AL7_03597"
                     /gene="moeA_2"
     CDS             complement(38438..39448)
                     /gene="cuyA_3"
                     /locus_tag="AL7_03598"
                     /EC_number="4.4.1.25"
                     /inference="ab initio prediction:Prodigal:002006"
                     /inference="similar to AA sequence:UniProtKB:A3SQG3"
                     /codon_start=1
                     /transl_table=11
                     /product="L-cysteate sulfo-lyase"
                     /db_xref="COG:COG2515"
                     /translation="MTIEQLLAGFPRARLMTAATPIERLDRLSDQLGLDLWIKRDDLTG
                     LSFGGNKTRQLEFYMGEAQKQGADTILITGAVQSNFVRTAAMAASKLGMEAVLQLEERV
                     PDMGEHYYSSGNVLLARLLGAEHMHYDTGEDEAGADNALHARADQLIAEGRKPYVIHLG
                     IDHPPLGALGYVAGAAELLDQIADFDVAVVPSGSGSTHGGFLAGLRLAGNTAPVYGICV
                     RRDRHQQHARLQKVLERLAGMMKFDPALVMNDILTWDGTLPPGYGRIGPSTRRALEQMA
                     RAEGVFLDPVYSAKTFAGLLELLENGTIQQGQKVVLLHTGGQPALFAYQEELFPA"
     gene            complement(38438..39448)
                     /locus_tag="AL7_03598"
                     /gene="cuyA_3"
     CDS             complement(39588..40280)
                     /gene="fixK_2"
                     /locus_tag="AL7_03599"
                     /inference="ab initio prediction:Prodigal:002006"
                     /inference="similar to AA sequence:UniProtKB:P26488"
                     /codon_start=1
                     /transl_table=11
                     /product="Nitrogen fixation regulation protein FixK"
                     /db_xref="COG:COG0664"
                     /translation="MSHEAQKIIARQSLLLRSLPEQHVDTLLRQAVWRQYDRGETIFLQ
                     EEEAKAVHVVLAGWVKLFRISPTGAEAVVSVFTRGESFGEAVALRNVRYPVSAEAVSPC
                     EIMHIPSPVLLSLMKQDPEICVSILAATFTHLHSLVAQLEQLKAQTGAQRVAEFLLNLC
                     DCDAGQCEVELPYDKMLIAGRLGMKPESLSRAFSRLKPVGVKINRNHAEIADMDVLRNY
                     AESDPSEK"
     gene            complement(39588..40280)
                     /locus_tag="AL7_03599"
                     /gene="fixK_2"
     CDS             40466..41689
                     /gene="hemA_2"
                     /locus_tag="AL7_03600"
                     /EC_number="2.3.1.37"
                     /inference="ab initio prediction:Prodigal:002006"
                     /inference="similar to AA sequence:UniProtKB:P18079"
                     /codon_start=1
                     /transl_table=11
                     /product="5-aminolevulinate synthase"
                     /db_xref="COG:COG0156"
                     /translation="MDFEQFFSQSLDTLKDEGNYRIFIDLQRRRGAFPNARQTDGPVQR
                     DVRIWCSNDYLGMGQHPSVISAMHDALDRCGAGAGGTRNISGTTHDHVLLEAELADLHE
                     KEAALLFTSGYVSNWAALGTLAARIPGLIVFSDALNHASMIEGIRHSRAQKVIWKHNDL
                     ADLDAKLAAADPDAPKMIAFESVYSMDGDIAPIKEICDLADKYGAMTYLDEVHAVGLYG
                     PRGGGIAERDGLMDRLTVIEGTLGKAFGVVGGYIAASAALCDFVRSFASGFIFTTALPP
                     SIAAGAAASIRHLKHSSAERDLQKTRVAQVRARLDAEGIPHLPNPSHIIPVMVGDPVKC
                     KFISDTLLEEFGIYIQPINYPTVPKGTERLRITPSPVHTDEDIDHLVGALSALWQRCQI
                     ARMPMAAQ"
     gene            40466..41689
                     /locus_tag="AL7_03600"
                     /gene="hemA_2"
     CDS             complement(41743..42030)
                     /locus_tag="AL7_03601"
                     /inference="ab initio prediction:Prodigal:002006"
                     /codon_start=1
                     /transl_table=11
                     /product="hypothetical protein"
                     /translation="MPATSSFAKYSRRRRPNSLTGAWLALLALSLASTLLTLMKTPDAL
                     IAGGILLLALIKTRVILARYLDLAESPGWLRGFTLVLTGFSAMIFALYLI"
     gene            complement(41743..42030)
                     /locus_tag="AL7_03601"
     CDS             complement(42036..42584)
                     /gene="ctaE_2"
                     /locus_tag="AL7_03602"
                     /EC_number="1.9.3.1"
                     /inference="ab initio prediction:Prodigal:002006"
                     /inference="similar to AA sequence:UniProtKB:Q9AEL8"
                     /codon_start=1
                     /transl_table=11
                     /product="Cytochrome c oxidase subunit 3"
                     /db_xref="COG:COG1845"
                     /translation="MSETSFIDELPGELLMWVLIISELLVFGAGLIAFMGVRLTDPAGF
                     AEAQSHLYRTGAAFNTAILVTSGYLAAQALNWRRAAFRFKARLALTGAAVLGIAFLVIK
                     SVEYAGKAGQGITYETHPFFMFYYLLTGFHAAHVLAGVGILLLVAWRDDPRNIEAGAQF
                     WHMVDLVWILLFPVIYLLG"
     gene            complement(42036..42584)
                     /locus_tag="AL7_03602"
                     /gene="ctaE_2"
     CDS             complement(42581..44503)
                     /locus_tag="AL7_03603"
                     /inference="ab initio prediction:Prodigal:002006"
                     /codon_start=1
                     /transl_table=11
                     /product="hypothetical protein"
                     /translation="MVKIDFEPWEPEETIGKLWHTLASRLDAPQVHDGAAVDLSEVAGR
                     LAVLFRGLGGGPGVELRPVSPEVSHHRLSWRRRLATEVELMPRASFDGEVLRLPDRLAV
                     FPAREANGALYVWLAAAAAHAGTRIDEDDPLRADLRALIAAQRMVDTTLDDAPGLRPLY
                     TELCKGVLHQRDIPNLPPIEDAVEELIRHKLGDPQPLSAKAEQLLTLDEDLIAPRGYQP
                     MRPVPLWPELRAVGFSEHNEVENPETEGPPEESGEKTHRARRRKSDQAERSDSFILHKF
                     EAILSWAEFLNINRRIDDDDPDNAKKAADDQEEIGLGQISKAPPTRLKLHLDLAPEDVN
                     RERLSGRILYPEWDVRSGRYLADHVNVLLSDADIRDDAAAFGKDPATARRIRAVKRQFE
                     ALRPGRVMTRGHLDGDQLDIEAAVRAETDRMASGESNDRIWQQSRPEARDLAVSILLDV
                     SRSTESAVTGRAVIDIEREALAALAWGLNACGDDFAIHAFSSLKRQRVYIQRCKRFDEP
                     MGAKVEQRIASLRPGHYTRLGAAIRHCSKDLASQTRKRRLLLVITDGKPNDLDHYEGRH
                     GIEDTCMAVREARRAGQSVFGVTIDKTGKSWFPRMFGQGGFAVIPDPHRLTMALPQIYR
                     QLVGA"
     gene            complement(42581..44503)
                     /locus_tag="AL7_03603"
     CDS             complement(44513..45322)
                     /gene="nirQ"
                     /locus_tag="AL7_03604"
                     /inference="ab initio prediction:Prodigal:002006"
                     /inference="similar to AA sequence:UniProtKB:Q02441"
                     /codon_start=1
                     /transl_table=11
                     /product="Denitrification regulatory protein NirQ"
                     /db_xref="COG:COG0714"
                     /translation="MDGSMKLNEGAANAPFYLPQGDECDVFAAAYNNDLPVLLKGPTGC
                     GKTRFVAHMAAKLGRPLYTVACHDDLAAADLIGRYLLKGGETVWVDGPLTRAVREGAIC
                     YLDEVVEARKDVTVVLHPLTDDRRILPIDRTGEELEAAPGFMLVASYNPGYQNILKTLK
                     PSTRQRFISLEFDFPSAQMEAEVVAQESGLPLERCKPLVRLAGKLRGLKGQDLEEGVST
                     RLVVYAATLIAQGMSTDRAILAAMIEPLTDDEDIKRGLLDLVTAVFG"
     gene            complement(44513..45322)
                     /locus_tag="AL7_03604"
                     /gene="nirQ"
     CDS             complement(45328..46695)
                     /gene="norB"
                     /locus_tag="AL7_03605"
                     /EC_number="1.7.2.5"
                     /inference="ab initio prediction:Prodigal:002006"
                     /inference="similar to AA sequence:UniProtKB:P98008"
                     /codon_start=1
                     /transl_table=11
                     /product="Nitric oxide reductase subunit B"
                     /translation="MKYESQKIAYAYFAVAMALFAIQVIGGLLAGLIYVSPNFLSELLP
                     FNIVRMLHTNSLIVWLILGFFGAAYFLIPEEAEREIHSPKLAYLQLIILVVGTLGVVLT
                     YVFNLFEGNWLLGKEGREFLEQPKWVKAGIVVAALIFLYNVSMTVLKGKKTAITNILLL
                     GLWGLALLFLFAFYNPGNLSLDKQYWWYVVHLWVEGVWELIMASILAYLMLKLTGVDRE
                     VVEKWLYVIVAAALFSGILGTGHHYYWIGTPGYWQWIGSIFSSLEVIPFFAMMAFAFVM
                     VWKGRRDHPNKAALLWSLGCATLAFFGAGVWGFLHTLHGVNYYTHGTQITAAHGHLAFY
                     GAYVCLNLAIFSYAMPILKNRDPYNQVLNMGSFWLMTSGMVFMTFVLTFGGTVQTHMQR
                     VVGDYFMDVQDQIAIFYWMRLGSGIVVVLGALLFIYSIWVPRKEVIEPGAAETPAE"
     gene            complement(45328..46695)
                     /locus_tag="AL7_03605"
                     /gene="norB"
     CDS             complement(46712..47161)
                     /gene="norC"
                     /locus_tag="AL7_03606"
                     /inference="ab initio prediction:Prodigal:002006"
                     /inference="similar to AA sequence:UniProtKB:Q52527"
                     /codon_start=1
                     /transl_table=11
                     /product="Nitric oxide reductase subunit C"
                     /db_xref="COG:COG2010"
                     /translation="MREVMTKSMARNIFYGGSLFFILIFLALSAHSHLYIVNSENAAKL
                     DESVVRGKHVWEKHACINCHTILGEGAYFAPEVGNVMTRWGVLDDPESAFESLKGWMEA
                     QPTGIPGRRQMPQFNLSDEEIRDLTNFLIWTDNIDAQDWPPNEAG"
     gene            complement(46712..47161)
                     /locus_tag="AL7_03606"
                     /gene="norC"
     CDS             47426..48532
                     /locus_tag="AL7_03607"
                     /inference="ab initio prediction:Prodigal:002006"
                     /codon_start=1
                     /transl_table=11
                     /product="hypothetical protein"
                     /translation="MANYSYIGYTPGVITVNTIGPDTVTLDVNFDPDTDRRLFSVTDAA
                     GGFIQNGGGPPIPDTGNVFNGDRFDNEDGDDLTQTGTITTLDGSTTFLSGPIYLEESYV
                     LSKPGGGTITVYRVEVDGVLGGYITSEPLVPGTTYSMNIVNVTPTNAPDTTDPAAIIDV
                     PCFTAGTLIMTPEGPMPIEDLKVGDMVMTADNGSQHVRWIGTRHLDQAALRARPRLKPI
                     RIEAGSLGDRVPRRDLLVSPQHRMLVRSRIAVRMFDTEEILVPAHILVASPGICVADET
                     VSVTYFHLLFDRHEIIYAEGAPSESLFTGAQALSSVHPDAREEIFTLFPELAEPGHVPQ
                     AARQIPAKGRRARALVQRHVKNERPLIS"
     gene            47426..48532
                     /locus_tag="AL7_03607"
     CDS             complement(48561..49757)
                     /locus_tag="AL7_03608"
                     /inference="ab initio prediction:Prodigal:002006"
                     /codon_start=1
                     /transl_table=11
                     /product="hypothetical protein"
                     /translation="MSSAISRIFSEGFRIFFLSAGLYGVFAGVAWGVWLASLDGLLPYD
                     EQSYGMPPVMWHAHEMIFGYATAALGGFFLTAVPNWTGTPEVRARFVTIVALIWMAGRL
                     AVWFSGSLSLITVAIVDLSFVPILVLKIASQLIRRPKPQNMIFLYLLSLVWVANLMVHL
                     EWIGITTDTLNTGVRAGLLTLCSMIAILGGRITPAFTRNAMKRDGVPEALWPVSNAPLE
                     KAVMALALVLPLLVLSLGSVSLAGICALLLGGAQLMRMARWRAGWALRQPILIALHLGL
                     MMLALGLLLWGSAVIGYGNEIGALHILGIGCVGGMTLAVMSRAALGHSGRPLVAPSPMA
                     VGYGLMAAAALVRWLGSGLAGGYMVAMLTADGLWIAAIGLYLFAMWPALTGPRATKQG"
     gene            complement(48561..49757)
                     /locus_tag="AL7_03608"
     CDS             50001..51677
                     /gene="nirS_1"
                     /locus_tag="AL7_03609"
                     /EC_number="1.7.2.1"
                     /inference="ab initio prediction:Prodigal:002006"
                     /inference="similar to AA sequence:UniProtKB:P24040"
                     /codon_start=1
                     /transl_table=11
                     /product="Nitrite reductase"
                     /translation="MSLGISYNKTGRAFGVGLAMLLGSVAAPAFADEPTLSDEAFEASK
                     QLYFEQCAGCHGVLRKGATGKNLEPHWKKTAADGTVTEGGTLKLGQERLEKIIAWGTEG
                     GMNNFSDIMSEQEIKDMATYIMMEAPKPPEMSLEQMKATRKVYVEEADYPTEPLHGRNW
                     ENFFVVIERDVGKVAVIDGDTKEVLTHIPTGYAVHVLKASEHHNITEPETPGRFWYTMG
                     RDGKMTKIDLWQTPDKMLVSEVKIAYDARDVAVSGDGKYVIGGGYWPPHFAIVDAQTME
                     PVKVVSTRGTNVDGEYVEEARVAAIYTTPNEPTWIVAVKELGQLWQVDYTDLDNLRIDK
                     INSAKFLHDGFFDPTGRYFQIAANASNKMVVVDTETHKLEAMIDTAALPHPGPGANWID
                     PNCGPVAGTTHLGVGTVTVWGNDPEGHPDQAWKTCYEVETDGPGLFVRTHPNSDYIWAD
                     QTKHPEPEIQQSVQVISKETGEIVKTIQITEDEGSAAVHFEFNADGTEVWVSKWNLSDS
                     KEPNGQIVIFDAKTLEEIGRIDGLYAPTGKFNVHNRSNHVT"
     gene            50001..51677
                     /locus_tag="AL7_03609"
                     /gene="nirS_1"
     CDS             51802..53589
                     /locus_tag="AL7_03610"
                     /inference="ab initio prediction:Prodigal:002006"
                     /codon_start=1
                     /transl_table=11
                     /product="hypothetical protein"
                     /translation="MTSEPDKKKPIWRRYFLWGMPVAGIAAAFAAGIIFWGGFNTAMEA
                     TNTKEFCVSCHEMRDFVYAEYQGTIHDVNRSGVGAVCSDCHVPKDWTHKIIRKIKASKE
                     LYGKMVGTINTREKFEAKRIHLAMNEWERMKSTDSRECRNCHDFESMMPEFQRPRARQQ
                     HLNAMETGQTCIDCHKGIAHSNIRGRASDEYLEELEAPNPAFIRPIPPEYLASLERIEA
                     KEAAEAEAEKAAKKAQQEAVQAQIAAAVDAAVAEERAAAATDGSATPASSESGDVGANI
                     DWNAVASADLKLFYPGQASFEWVQNGKTHGGARPLTKGGDQCSTCHAKELDAIGNKIVA
                     GGELEPTPIPGKRGVIDATVQAAHDDENLYIRLQWPDAGHNPAPFVDGGKMDPENQIKV
                     AMMITGTGIELGDQVGCWASCHADNTYMPFAPEADAIAANGDVSGRLTAQDTVTKYLSE
                     SRTEIEIKGRGGKALGGWDKLQAAEQIEQYLADGTYLDLMRVYADGSATNGYLLEQRVV
                     NDGEIAASANLSGGMWTVVFTRPLNSGAPGDVPLEAGQTYTVGFAIHDDFAAARFHHVT
                     LDTSLALDDDSAFINVVKQ"
     gene            51802..53589
                     /locus_tag="AL7_03610"
     CDS             53644..54045
                     /gene="petE"
                     /locus_tag="AL7_03611"
                     /inference="ab initio prediction:Prodigal:002006"
                     /inference="protein motif:HAMAP:MF_00566"
                     /codon_start=1
                     /transl_table=11
                     /product="Plastocyanin"
                     /translation="MKPHRLLPALLLLAAPAWSDETAEICAEAEERYVELFGHPSASVE
                     DAKVVLMYNYNFCPFELTVKAGTTVRWVNVDKRTSHSVLLKDGSEPESDRLFPEETVEM
                     TFLTPGPQDYLCGPHWETQNMIGMITVEP"
     gene            53644..54045
                     /locus_tag="AL7_03611"
                     /gene="petE"
     CDS             54247..55008
                     /gene="sumT_3"
                     /locus_tag="AL7_03612"
                     /EC_number="2.1.1.107"
                     /inference="ab initio prediction:Prodigal:002006"
                     /inference="similar to AA sequence:UniProtKB:O34744"
                     /codon_start=1
                     /transl_table=11
                     /product="Uroporphyrinogen-III C-methyltransferase"
                     /db_xref="COG:COG0007"
                     /translation="MSGKVFLIGAGPGDPELMTLRALRMLQEADVVVYDRLVSADILNL
                     HAEGARLIPVGKAPKCHTVPQDRINEILLEEASAGHTVARLKGGDPMIFGRGSEEAAYL
                     MAHGVAVEYAPGITAAQGASCSTGVPLTHRGLATSVQYVTGHRQADKVLDLDWKRLADP
                     DTTLVVYMGVANIGQIAMGLMTENLPGSTPVLAIGNATTPDERRLVSRLDQLANDVRTS
                     GLKAPTLFIIGKVVSLYAEQPVANILERAHG"
     gene            54247..55008
                     /locus_tag="AL7_03612"
                     /gene="sumT_3"
     CDS             55001..55384
                     /locus_tag="AL7_03613"
                     /inference="ab initio prediction:Prodigal:002006"
                     /codon_start=1
                     /transl_table=11
                     /product="hypothetical protein"
                     /translation="MAKLGCRNRVPRPAPNRNVPGHKGWVARTFLTTAVLAATSAFAAD
                     VIDPNALKRLVHQDCGSCHGLSLKGGLGPDLRSKTLEHYDAEVLTGVILDGIPDTAMPP
                     WRPLISEEEAEWIARYLLEQEAQ"
     gene            55001..55384
                     /locus_tag="AL7_03613"
     CDS             55381..56526
                     /locus_tag="AL7_03614"
                     /inference="ab initio prediction:Prodigal:002006"
                     /codon_start=1
                     /transl_table=11
                     /product="hypothetical protein"
                     /translation="MKHLILSLAATLMMTTAQAEPMATGDLGLVIERASGSVLLVDQSD
                     RAALARIEGLGDLSHASLVYSPDERFAYVFGRDGGLTKVDIVTRQIVNRVVQSGNAIGG
                     AISDDGALVAVSNYEPGGVRVFDAQTLEMVADIPTGSKTIGLVDAPGRRFVFTMWDTGE
                     TWIADFAQGAPEITKIPDIGKNPYDALITANGRTYITGLFGEDGLTALDLWSDNPEPIR
                     VLPGYGRGQEEMPVYKMPHLEGWALTGSEFALPAVGHHEVLWIDSTTLTETGRTQTYGQ
                     PVFAMARPDGRQVWVNFAHPLNDTIQVIDTVSKQIIHEFKPGPAVLHMEFTPRGHEVWI
                     SVRDANKVMVYDTHSFEKLREIEAESPSGIFFTARAHKTGL"
     gene            55381..56526
                     /locus_tag="AL7_03614"
     CDS             56530..57519
                     /locus_tag="AL7_03615"
                     /inference="ab initio prediction:Prodigal:002006"
                     /codon_start=1
                     /transl_table=11
                     /product="hypothetical protein"
                     /translation="MQHITDPIDRRLLDEFQRDFPVIERPFQVLGNALGLDESEVIHRL
                     SRMRTTGRITRVGATITPGVVTASTLAAVSVPEERLEEVAALIDAEPGVNHNYQREDTW
                     NLWFVATGPDRAHVDATLARISRVTGLRVLDLRLVRPFNVDLGFRMIGGVKTVPTARQV
                     DATAMREGDRCLLQTLSSGLSLVAEPYADLAHSLNRDVDDVMARVIALHSAGIISRLGV
                     IVRHRALGWSANAMVVWDLPAEQIDIAGPALAAFPGVTLCYERNPVPDVWPYRLYSMIH
                     ARSRSEALDVLARATTLSELTGARNKVLFSTRCFKQTGALIQTKEVAA"
     gene            56530..57519
                     /locus_tag="AL7_03615"
     CDS             57516..57965
                     /locus_tag="AL7_03616"
                     /inference="ab initio prediction:Prodigal:002006"
                     /codon_start=1
                     /transl_table=11
                     /product="hypothetical protein"
                     /translation="MTLDQTDRAILNRMQDDLPLVSHPYATVAKELDLSEAELLARLTR
                     MKETRVITRFGPFFDAAAMGGAFCLCAMAVPAGEFEAVVTKVNAHPEVAHNYERTHRLN
                     MWFVLATETPEGIRATADAIERETGIEVLCFPKLQEFYIGFRVAA"
     gene            57516..57965
                     /locus_tag="AL7_03616"
     CDS             57962..58444
                     /locus_tag="AL7_03617"
                     /inference="ab initio prediction:Prodigal:002006"
                     /codon_start=1
                     /transl_table=11
                     /product="hypothetical protein"
                     /translation="MIDATDRQIIQALQGGLPLVSAPYAQVADDLGMQEADLLERLSAL
                     KARGVIRRIAAAPNHYKLGMTSNGMTVWDVEDDRIAELGAQIGALPFVTHCYERPRALP
                     DWPYNLFAMVHGSDRDEVEEKRAQITMILGDACRAKDILYSTRILKKTGLRLKKKG"
     gene            57962..58444
                     /locus_tag="AL7_03617"
     CDS             58449..59663
                     /gene="pqqE"
                     /locus_tag="AL7_03618"
                     /EC_number="1.21.98.4"
                     /inference="ab initio prediction:Prodigal:002006"
                     /inference="protein motif:HAMAP:MF_00660"
                     /codon_start=1
                     /transl_table=11
                     /product="PqqA peptide cyclase"
                     /translation="MFRLTEYMHQLVKPTPVRKRRPGPVKPVVIWNLTRRCNLKCRHCY
                     TVSADVAFPGELSHEQAMVTLEDLGQFRVPALILSGGEPLDRFDFFDIAKRARDIVPML
                     ALSTNGTRIHDETADMIADVGFNYVGISLDGIGATNDWFRGVEGAFADALRGVRECKRR
                     GIKVGLRFCLTEGTQHHLPDLLQLCDDEGVDKFYLSHLVYAGRGDKNRGEDAEHQRTRK
                     GMDLLLERAWEAASGGRPLDIVTGNNDADAGYFLNWIRAHFDVDKAAHVREHLAAWGGN
                     SSGLGVANIDNLGRVHPDTYWSDYTVGNVKTTSFSELWTSDDPMLAMLRTRPRPLKGRC
                     GACELKDVCGGNTRIRALQLTGDPWAEDPACYLTNEEIGVDDAGERLRVTPFRGKSHDP
                     AHQFF"
     gene            58449..59663
                     /locus_tag="AL7_03618"
                     /gene="pqqE"
     CDS             59638..61263
                     /gene="nirS_2"
                     /locus_tag="AL7_03619"
                     /EC_number="1.7.2.1"
                     /inference="ab initio prediction:Prodigal:002006"
                     /inference="similar to AA sequence:UniProtKB:P24474"
                     /codon_start=1
                     /transl_table=11
                     /product="Nitrite reductase"
                     /db_xref="COG:COG2010"
                     /translation="MIRRISSFDPVCFEPSTWAPETRNGASGGSIFEKMKVVLMCSGLG
                     AGGAWADAPTDYAEHCASCHGENRLGGVGPALIPETLQRMRGPRIAAVIAEGRAATQMP
                     AFSHELDALQIEELAGWLKSPLETDPEWGEAHIMDSRTLDDGYVPVDAPVWSSDPMNIT
                     LVVETGDHHVSVLDGDTFEVLDRFETPFAVHGGPKFSPDGRYVFIMSRDGWVQKYDIWA
                     LQQVGRVRAGLNSRNIAMSGDGKWLAVANYLPNSLTLLSTEDLSVAKVIAIKGKAGKSS
                     RVSAVYQAPPRESFVLALKDVPEIWEVFYGANPPQSGLGHDFRIEGQFKNPDPFPVRKI
                     TTPDYLDDFFFDQSYEYVMGAARDGKGGQVIDLVIGHKVADLDLPGMPHLGSGITWKHG
                     DTTVMATPHLTDGTVSVIDMETWETVKRIKTEGPGFFMRSHENSPYVWADVFFGPNKDA
                     MHVIDKQSLEIVRTLRPAPGKTVAHVEFTKDGRHALVSIWEDDGAVIVYDAQTLEEVRR
                     LPMRKPSGKYNVWNKITFSEGTSH"
     gene            59638..61263
                     /locus_tag="AL7_03619"
                     /gene="nirS_2"
     CDS             61220..61483
                     /locus_tag="AL7_03620"
                     /inference="ab initio prediction:Prodigal:002006"
                     /codon_start=1
                     /transl_table=11
                     /product="hypothetical protein"
                     /translation="MSGTKSPSRKAPATEGKWPVWKLAILLYPATMLTVAINLFLAGLI
                     LHSAGFGVIGPVPAILWSIPLGIPASWLAGRWVRGLMDEADG"
     gene            61220..61483
                     /locus_tag="AL7_03620"
     CDS             61572..62039
                     /locus_tag="AL7_03621"
                     /inference="ab initio prediction:Prodigal:002006"
                     /codon_start=1
                     /transl_table=11
                     /product="hypothetical protein"
                     /translation="MPAFNSFHTLPVRALRAACGLAGIFLLLLQMLGPVLASPGESMWV
                     EICSEAGAVWVQVDLEEEGDNDPTAPCPKCADCALCAVTVSAPMPGALQPASVVNVQNV
                     RFEHGGQCILYSPKHLWPETRGPPFTTQEESERAPRASMASTQLIGGAPWS"
     gene            61572..62039
                     /locus_tag="AL7_03621"
     CDS             62030..64207
                     /locus_tag="AL7_03622"
                     /inference="ab initio prediction:Prodigal:002006"
                     /codon_start=1
                     /transl_table=11
                     /product="hypothetical protein"
                     /translation="MVVSRAIHFLLALVLSCSVAISAHADSLASFLPDIDPADLAPGAD
                     AFGPVRSDVKVAPVLRGGETIAWAFLTSDFVGTTGYSGKPIHVVAAIDADAVLTGVQLV
                     KHSEPIVLIGIPNSRMVELTEGYAGLDLKREAETGGEGHDLDIISGATVTIMVIDDSLV
                     RGGIKVARALGLGGLSPVQAGGPKREVDMAQDAVYDWTTLSGDGSVRRMTLDVGQVNAA
                     FEATGDQRAIKRPEPGEPDDTFIDMHMALVSVPSIGKSLLGEAEYQNLTNWLDEGEQAI
                     LVLGRGAYSFKGSGYVRGGIFDRIQLIQGDSSVRFFDKQQRRLGEVAAPDAPSFTELDI
                     FKIPADAEFDPAEPFRLQLLVQRAVGAVEKTFLTFDLGYKLPEQYLLPVTAPSVVDDAT
                     GEAAAKAALWQRIWKDRTVEIAGLGVMLLVLTATFFFQFHATMNARVFYWFRIGYLTIT
                     LFFIGWYANAQLSVVNLMALAGSLRTGFSWDAFLLDPLVFIQWFAVAASLLFWGRGAYC
                     GWLCPFGALQELTNKIARALKVPQWTLPWGLNERLWPAKYMIFLGLFGLSFVSIPLAEQ
                     YAEIEPFKTAIILKFMRDWPFVVFALVLLGIGLFVERFYCRYLCPLGGALAIPARIRMF
                     DWLRRYNDCGTPCQTCANECPVQAIHPTGEINPNECVTCLHCQVLYQSEDKCPVVIRQL
                     KRRAKTGSVTPKTPLGQPPANHPNAKPKTVS"
     gene            62030..64207
                     /locus_tag="AL7_03622"
     CDS             64222..66129
                     /gene="nosZ"
                     /locus_tag="AL7_03623"
                     /EC_number="1.7.2.4"
                     /inference="ab initio prediction:Prodigal:002006"
                     /inference="similar to AA sequence:UniProtKB:Q51705"
                     /codon_start=1
                     /transl_table=11
                     /product="Nitrous-oxide reductase"
                     /db_xref="COG:COG4263"
                     /translation="MSDQENKLNITRRGMLGATATGAVIAGTGLGSTLMTAKEASAAAK
                     QHLEPGELDEYYGFWSSGQTGELRILGVPSMRELMRVPVFNRCSATGWGQTNESLKVLT
                     EGLLPETKEFLAANGKVTYDNGDLHHPHMSFTDGTYDGRYLFMNDKANTRVARVRCDVM
                     KCDKIIEIPNAHDIHGLRPQKFPRTGYVFANGEHEAPLVNDGQILDDPSQYVNIFTAID
                     GDTMEVAWQVMVSGNLDNTDCDYQGKYAFSTSYNSEMGMNLAEMTENELDHVVVFNLKG
                     IEEAVAAGNYQELNGVKVVDGRKEAGGNLTRYIPIPNSPHGVNAAPDKKHIMINGKLSP
                     TVSVIDVEKVDALFSENADPRSAVVAEPQLGLGPLHTAFDGKGNAYTTLFLDSQVVKWD
                     IAKAIEAYAGADVDPIVDKVDVHYQPGHNSTSMGETAEADGKWLISMNKFSKDRFLNVG
                     PLKPENEQLIDISGDKMKVVHDGPTFAEPHDSIIVHRSKVNPVNVWDRNDPMWEEARAQ
                     AAADGVDLDEGAEEPIRDGNKVRVYMTSTAPVFSMEKFTVKQGDEVTVYVTNLDDVDDV
                     THGFCLSNFGIAMEVAPQATASVTFIADRPGVHWFYCQWFCHALHMEMRGRMFVEPRSA
                     "
     gene            64222..66129
                     /locus_tag="AL7_03623"
                     /gene="nosZ"
     CDS             66132..67388
                     /gene="nosD"
                     /locus_tag="AL7_03624"
                     /inference="ab initio prediction:Prodigal:002006"
                     /inference="similar to AA sequence:UniProtKB:P19843"
                     /codon_start=1
                     /transl_table=11
                     /product="putative ABC transporter binding protein NosD"
                     /translation="MRWPLLIPLLLGSPLWAADWDVPNRAGAINEILAQAADGDTLRLS
                     PGVYVEQLVLDRPVTLDGLGQATIDGQGQGSVITVTGPGVTLRGLTVIGSGSDHDGIDS
                     GIQLTKTARAPVVEDNVLLGNLYGIDIHGAQDSIVRRNRIEGRQDRHMNARGNGVYVWN
                     APGAVVEGNDIRYGRDGIFVNSSKKNTFTGNLFRDLRFAVHYMYADDSVVSDNVSIGND
                     LGYAVMFTTNVRVANNISIGDREHGVMLNYANKSVITGNVVKGAKEKCTFLYNSNKNEF
                     TDNWFEGCGIGIHFTAGSERNRIVGNSFIGNRTQVKYVSTKWVEWSEDGRGNYWSDFAA
                     YDVDGNGIADVPYRPNDSMDHVLWTQPAAKLLLGSPAVQLVRWSQSAFPALLPGGVMDS
                     NPLMQAPEPPAMKKVPHDG"
     gene            66132..67388
                     /locus_tag="AL7_03624"
                     /gene="nosD"
     CDS             67378..68271
                     /gene="nosF"
                     /locus_tag="AL7_03625"
                     /inference="ab initio prediction:Prodigal:002006"
                     /inference="similar to AA sequence:UniProtKB:P19844"
                     /codon_start=1
                     /transl_table=11
                     /product="putative ABC transporter ATP-binding protein
                     NosF"
                     /db_xref="COG:COG1131"
                     /translation="MTDKALSIDHVCKNRGKTRVLDDITLSLAPGQRVALLGHNGAGKS
                     TLIKSILGLTPIRDGAIRIGGATPGSAQARRDTAYLPEAVSFHPALTGREQLTLFAKLS
                     GSKADVPGLLERVGLSDALDRRIGAYSKGMRQRLGLAQVLLGQPKVALLDEPTSGLDPI
                     SRQDLYAIIDELAAQGTAVLIASHALTEVEARTDRIAIMRKGRMVADDTLNNLSALAGL
                     PIRLKVRATANADALAAELGGNRINGASVELLCTPEDKMEALRRIAGLGDAVADVEMTP
                     PKLEDLYRHYAQEERT"
     gene            67378..68271
                     /locus_tag="AL7_03625"
                     /gene="nosF"
     CDS             68268..69089
                     /gene="nosY"
                     /locus_tag="AL7_03626"
                     /inference="ab initio prediction:Prodigal:002006"
                     /inference="similar to AA sequence:UniProtKB:P19845"
                     /codon_start=1
                     /transl_table=11
                     /product="putative ABC transporter permease protein NosY"
                     /db_xref="COG:COG1277"
                     /translation="MTRFLAISRTEMLILRRNRWLLVATLIMVLFALALTFAGSAPTGT
                     LGVDMLTVSVASMTTLSVYLAPLLALMISFDAIAGDVDRGSLSLLLSYPAGRGEILLGK
                     FCAHLAALAFAMTVGFGTAGAVAAFFGGAGPESLMALVRLILTSILLGAVFLALGYLLS
                     ALARGATAAAGLSAGLWLVFVVLYDLGLLGAVVMDKGGAFTQSVFPWVMVANPADAFRL
                     WNIAATEGVAMASGMTGAAQALPVWAAPASLLIWPVLGFALARLAFRRVEP"
     gene            68268..69089
                     /locus_tag="AL7_03626"
                     /gene="nosY"
     CDS             69086..69601
                     /gene="nosL"
                     /locus_tag="AL7_03627"
                     /inference="ab initio prediction:Prodigal:002006"
                     /inference="similar to AA sequence:UniProtKB:O68481"
                     /codon_start=1
                     /transl_table=11
                     /product="Copper-binding lipoprotein NosL"
                     /translation="MRRLALIALFALVACKEEFAEAPDPVDLTPDALSYFCQMNVAEHG
                     GPKGQVHLEGYPAPLFFAQVRDMVAYLKSPERDADITAIYVSDMGVAPSWRQPGISNWI
                     AADGATFVVGADVAGGMGAREVVPFADPADAQVFAETYGGTAMRLPDIPDAEVLGPVDL
                     DLTLETPV"
     gene            69086..69601
                     /locus_tag="AL7_03627"
                     /gene="nosL"
     CDS             69598..70491
                     /gene="apbE_1"
                     /locus_tag="AL7_03628"
                     /EC_number="2.7.1.180"
                     /inference="ab initio prediction:Prodigal:002006"
                     /inference="similar to AA sequence:UniProtKB:A5F5Y3"
                     /codon_start=1
                     /transl_table=11
                     /product="FAD:protein FMN transferase"
                     /db_xref="COG:COG1477"
                     /translation="MTALSRRRFLIISAACAATPAMASDAHWRGTALGAAASLRLVGLA
                     DVEAAPIIAAVEGEVTRLEDIFSLYRPQSQLSRLNRDGVLTAPAPELLEVLSLSSALHQ
                     ASGGAFDPSIQPLWYALATGAGPGDLAAARAAVGWERVFFDAASVRLPVPGQSALTLNG
                     IAQGAITDRIAALLRGFGLRDVLVDMGEVAALGSRGDGTPWKVGLVAPDQRVLKRVALR
                     DRAVATSSSLGTQLGQGLGHIITPDGPANRDRTVSVSAPDAVIADGLSTAICAAPESQV
                     AEILRYFIGARVELNV"
     gene            69598..70491
                     /locus_tag="AL7_03628"
                     /gene="apbE_1"
     CDS             70640..71155
                     /gene="napF"
                     /locus_tag="AL7_03629"
                     /inference="ab initio prediction:Prodigal:002006"
                     /inference="similar to AA sequence:UniProtKB:P0AAL0"
                     /codon_start=1
                     /transl_table=11
                     /product="Ferredoxin-type protein NapF"
                     /db_xref="COG:COG1145"
                     /translation="MSQLTSRRAFLSARILREDPDAIRPPGAGVTGFADLCTGCEDCAG
                     ACPEEIITFDNSGFPVLDLSAGGCTLCGACAEVCPTPALLPERVTEWPWRARIEAASCL
                     SMNGVSCRLCQDTCEQEAIRFRLQLGGRAEPALETETCIGCGTCSAACPAGAITMHRPA
                     PLHPEVTQ"
     gene            70640..71155
                     /locus_tag="AL7_03629"
                     /gene="napF"
     CDS             71152..71445
                     /gene="napD"
                     /locus_tag="AL7_03630"
                     /inference="ab initio prediction:Prodigal:002006"
                     /inference="protein motif:HAMAP:MF_02200"
                     /codon_start=1
                     /transl_table=11
                     /product="Chaperone NapD"
                     /translation="MNICGCLVHIAPDHTDAARAAMTGTDGVELHAEAEDGRFVVVVED
                     TADRLASETIMDLHQIPGVISLSLTYHHFEDPAEAAPRPDAPSQPSSRRPMQ"
     gene            71152..71445
                     /locus_tag="AL7_03630"
                     /gene="napD"
     CDS             71442..73934
                     /gene="napA_2"
                     /locus_tag="AL7_03631"
                     /EC_number="1.9.6.1"
                     /inference="ab initio prediction:Prodigal:002006"
                     /inference="similar to AA sequence:UniProtKB:P33937"
                     /codon_start=1
                     /transl_table=11
                     /product="Periplasmic nitrate reductase"
                     /db_xref="COG:COG0243"
                     /translation="MTISESRRTFLKASAAAATASAAGIPMAAGSASAQAAAPDIRWDK
                     AACRFCGTGCSVLVGTKDGRVVATQGDPDAPVNRGLNCIKGYFLSKIMYGKDRLTTPLL
                     RKTNGEYDKNGEFEPVSWDEAFDVMAAKWKEALAKKGPTSVGMFGSGQWTVWEGYAAAK
                     MMKAGFRSNNIDPNARHCMASAVVGFIRTFGIDEPMGCYDDLEHADTFVLWGSNMAEMH
                     PILWSRLTDTRLTKPGCEVHVLSTFEHRSFELADNGMVFNPQTDLAILNYIANYIIQNG
                     AVNEEFVKNHVNITKTATDIGYGLRDNHPLQQEAANPNVGKMEPISFEEYAEAVSAYTL
                     EYTSELSGVPADKLERLAQQYADPNRKVMSLWTMGFNQHTRGSWVNSLMYNVHLLVGKI
                     SEPGNSPFSLTGQPSACGTAREVGTFAHRLPADMVVMNDEHRKICETAWNVPAGTIPAK
                     PGFHAVLQHRKLKDGDLNAYWVQCNNNMQAAPNINEEGYPGYRNPENFITVSDPYPTVT
                     AVSADLILPTAMWVEKEGAYGNAERRTQFWRQQVKAPGEAKSDVWQVMEFSKRFTVEEV
                     WGEELLATMPEHRGKTMYEVLFANGSVDKFPLSETAEGFDNDESEHFGFYVQKGLFEEY
                     ANFGRGHAHDLAPFETYHQARGLRWPVVDGKETLYRFREGYDPYVPEGAGVKFYGKKDG
                     KASIIFAPYEPAAEEPDAEYDLWLCTGRVLEHWHSGSMTRRVPELHRAYPAAVVYMHPQ
                     DAKDRDLRRGQEIVLSTRRGEVTSRVETRGRNKVPRGLVFMPWFDEGQLTNKLTLDATC
                     PLSKETDFKKCACKVERA"
     gene            71442..73934
                     /locus_tag="AL7_03631"
                     /gene="napA_2"
     CDS             73963..74781
                     /gene="napG"
                     /locus_tag="AL7_03632"
                     /inference="ab initio prediction:Prodigal:002006"
                     /inference="similar to AA sequence:UniProtKB:P0AAL3"
                     /codon_start=1
                     /transl_table=11
                     /product="Ferredoxin-type protein NapG"
                     /db_xref="COG:COG1145"
                     /translation="MSFADKPLSPQRRRFLQDSARAAGGCVVAGTVLAYLARDARALPA
                     EALRPPGALPEKEFLSACIRCGLCVRDCPYDTLKLAELGSDAVATGTPYFTARDIPCEM
                     CDDIPCVAACPTGALDPALDNIDDAKMGVAVLVDQENCLNFLGLRCDVCYRVCPVIDEA
                     ITLDTTHNTRSGHHAMFIPTVHADRCTGCGMCEKSCVLPEAAIKVLPARLARGSSAEHY
                     RKGWEEKAAKGAPVVEGIIDLPDRLPGPGTDNLATPGGFAPGYDLPGVGQ"
     gene            73963..74781
                     /locus_tag="AL7_03632"
                     /gene="napG"
     CDS             74778..75695
                     /gene="napH"
                     /locus_tag="AL7_03633"
                     /inference="ab initio prediction:Prodigal:002006"
                     /inference="similar to AA sequence:UniProtKB:P33934"
                     /codon_start=1
                     /transl_table=11
                     /product="Ferredoxin-type protein NapH"
                     /db_xref="COG:COG0348"
                     /translation="MSARTDMPTGHEAIASKGWIGAHRYLLLRRASQLFFLVLFLLGPW
                     FGIWIVQGTLAGSLTLGVLPLTDPFILLQSMVAGHWPEMTALIGGLIVLVIYALIGGRV
                     YCSWVCPINPVTDAANWLHRKLDLPKGWQPKRGTRLWILATVLLISGLSGMIAWELINP
                     ITMLHRGLVFGMGFVWALIAAIFVFDVFVSRHGWCGHLCPVGAFYGLIGAKSLLRISAT
                     NRAACDDCMDCYAICPENQVISPALKGKPGSTPLILSPDCTNCGRCIDVCAVDVFTFTH
                     RFDDHVVQPFDPVAAPEPRAARPI"
     gene            74778..75695
                     /locus_tag="AL7_03633"
                     /gene="napH"
     CDS             75708..76145
                     /gene="napB"
                     /locus_tag="AL7_03634"
                     /inference="ab initio prediction:Prodigal:002006"
                     /inference="similar to AA sequence:UniProtKB:P0ABL3"
                     /codon_start=1
                     /transl_table=11
                     /product="Periplasmic nitrate reductase, electron transfer
                     subunit"
                     /db_xref="COG:COG3043"
                     /translation="MKKSIVTGGIALLPVLLLSGWAVAQSAQVESLRGADVDEPVPLDQ
                     IHRNVEGRQQRNYRQQPPLIPHSVEQYQIDIRTNQCLSCHDWTKAGDRNAPTLSMTHYL
                     DREGRELDRIAGTRYFCNQCHVPQADAPPLVDNVFQPSAGN"
     gene            75708..76145
                     /locus_tag="AL7_03634"
                     /gene="napB"
     CDS             76175..76867
                     /gene="napC"
                     /locus_tag="AL7_03635"
                     /inference="ab initio prediction:Prodigal:002006"
                     /inference="similar to AA sequence:UniProtKB:P0ABL5"
                     /codon_start=1
                     /transl_table=11
                     /product="Cytochrome c-type protein NapC"
                     /db_xref="COG:COG3005"
                     /translation="MADSPENRGLLGRLWNAIWTPTVLFSSGFLVLAGFLAGILFWGGF
                     HWTLELTNTEEFCTSCHTMETNLGEYRETVHYNNHSGVRAICSDCHVPDEWSHKIKAKI
                     MAVKDVYHELAGTISTPEQYEAHRLSMASAVWKKMKESDSRECRNCHNFDYMDFTIQET
                     RAASEHQRAIDTGMTCIDCHQGIAHNLPANYLEQYQKISEAVEGVVLQEHASALGSDIR
                     AFLNNSSN"
     gene            76175..76867
                     /locus_tag="AL7_03635"
                     /gene="napC"
     CDS             76881..77138
                     /locus_tag="AL7_03636"
                     /inference="ab initio prediction:Prodigal:002006"
                     /codon_start=1
                     /transl_table=11
                     /product="hypothetical protein"
                     /translation="MLDLLGTIGANVLGLPGILGLALGMMTRKLWLGAVLGAGVGILET
                     LVFAGFQFAHVEALELGISVLVGLCAGSLGTAIRLKGATV"
     gene            76881..77138
                     /locus_tag="AL7_03636"
     CDS             77623..80823
                     /locus_tag="AL7_03637"
                     /inference="ab initio prediction:Prodigal:002006"
                     /codon_start=1
                     /transl_table=11
                     /product="hypothetical protein"
                     /translation="MTGVLEASPRISKVLQLADLENHATLFRQEGVDDDILDELTDPEL
                     RDLGLTVGERKRFRKAQARLKSEEASTRQELRSEAERRQLTLVFCDLVGSTQLAQRYDP
                     EDLMQIMNLYLDTAIGTLKQHGCHLAYRQGDGIMVYFGYPKAMEDDAERAVRAVLETIE
                     AVQNLENRFGEKLDLRAGIATGMVVVGVVSSTSLGSQDFLVGETANLASRLQGLAEPGE
                     VIVSAETWRLTQGAFEFEPRGSQNLKGFDNQRTVYRAISESVATSRFDARVGQSAVDLV
                     ARGDDLSVLTQLWKDAQAGSGRFAFVGGAAGIGKSRLIKSLSETIGVKPFTLQCIPHLA
                     SLPLHPIVGELRRVSGDKSDDSIRAAISDFVQAASRLSDADLPVLLDMAGVETGAAPDP
                     DPLKKARKSLDVLLRSLGSLCDRRGTLLLVVEDVHWADATTLDVLEALASGLDGFPILV
                     VLSHRPEYEPPEHYEGRAARIDLTPLASSEASELVRRVAEPYSLPVILIRQIVEKADGV
                     PLYIEEMTKAVLDQLPQDAPINAEVLDALSIPTTLQDSLMSRLDRMENAKPIAQLGSVI
                     GRSFTSAMIQAVAQEDMDVESALMQLMAAGVVLITGEAGTATYTFNHALVQDTAYNSLL
                     REDRQKVHLKIARALLAGHNAFGNPAPDTVAHHCDHGGLKDEAVSNWFTAGEQALSRLA
                     NLPAISAFRAALRNIGTMPANAERDGFELRVQMNILPAYMAIYGWSSDQVGETAARAME
                     LAHALGDGETLFAATFCRWTNFFVAGQMNRAMEMGQALDAMAGMSGDPVTNVLAARALS
                     FTHYFRGEFADCEQQLDRAFALITPELDMAMMPMTQSSTTASLLAIQGCLLWQQGKFDE
                     AEAARLKAIDVSRALNHAPNLVYVMGACSMFLPYAGEWDRLDVTMKEARKIADEEGFLY
                     LHAMQDIYMGLAQAGKGDIEGVPAHIEACMNLISKSGGNFTFPQNQIVLSELMIDHGDI
                     DQALDRLETVCTPGWERGETLNKPEYHRVRAKAFAAKGDRDSAIAEGELALALARECGA
                     VVQEQRAEALLDSLTKAE"
     gene            77623..80823
                     /locus_tag="AL7_03637"
     CDS             80876..81760
                     /locus_tag="AL7_03638"
                     /inference="ab initio prediction:Prodigal:002006"
                     /codon_start=1
                     /transl_table=11
                     /product="hypothetical protein"
                     /translation="MTDALDWNTEQWNAVNKAVHDEALRARVAASFLPLYGPLPADTQS
                     VPLNKLGLVDNASGAAKRLEVNDYDTLRLTTVSVNVYLKGAQVADPELAAAMIMFRRAA
                     AVVAKVEDDIVFNGQPGSSEAPKHAGGAPADLPPIYTVSGGGKYPGLLEAGEGQSISIN
                     GKKKPCSGPEVFEAVVAGINKLEAHGYLGPFACVMGNGLFQAVTTPIENSMVLPRDSIL
                     PFLDGPLLRSGTLPANKAALVSLQGAPVEIVVPSDIAVKYLQTSSDGEHIFRVQQKFHL
                     RIKEAQAICTITC"
     gene            80876..81760
                     /locus_tag="AL7_03638"
     CDS             81775..82599
                     /locus_tag="AL7_03639"
                     /inference="ab initio prediction:Prodigal:002006"
                     /codon_start=1
                     /transl_table=11
                     /product="hypothetical protein"
                     /translation="MREFTDRGVTLRWSELINVNGLNRVLIEAGPAVSSHDVVRVICSE
                     DGGPERAIRGWPLQCDPMTGFQQFAAMLPSVTQEKTLTWRPVLTTGGREYDPGPGKAPE
                     PAPPSPAKPVTQMPALEHVGRFVVPFTDEFYPSGETPDGIWLHFGIKEGGTVEGPHLKG
                     TIDPLGGDWMRVRSDGVGLLHARALIQPVEGGAPILFEDTGVCDFGPDGFAGLAKGNLP
                     ASAPVRLAPRYLTSNPNYAWMNRLQGFGIGEASLSDITLRFDVYAAKGTSDG"
     gene            81775..82599
                     /locus_tag="AL7_03639"
     CDS             82592..84715
                     /locus_tag="AL7_03640"
                     /inference="ab initio prediction:Prodigal:002006"
                     /codon_start=1
                     /transl_table=11
                     /product="hypothetical protein"
                     /translation="MAEKVVILGGGVAGMSAAHELIERGYEVEIHERQLIPGGKARSIP
                     VMKGEGDHGSKAKHIKALEQWAEMDGASYPPGVKRPWLPGEHGFRFFPNFYRHITDTMA
                     RTPYYGKGTCYDNLVSTTQVLVSQFDDPGIIVPERFPRTLKDVADALKTVAFTLSPRDQ
                     IAYEDVEHFIACMWRIATSCKERRFDEYERIGWWDFIGAEQRSEAYQKFLAIGLTRSLV
                     AAKATTASTKTVGDIAVQLQLGIATPEPHGNRLLNGPTNLVWIQPWLDYLKSKGVVYKF
                     NSKVTGIDCEDGRIVSATVEQDGEEKQVTGDWFISAMPIERIAPLITPAMTAIDPSLAK
                     LPLLAEDVQWMNGIQFYLTKDVELTHGHVIFIDSPWALTAVSQKQFWSAINFENWAEGK
                     TKGLLSIDISEWDKPGLNGKTARDCSREEIAQEVWEQLKRSVNVDGQTVLRDEDMHYWF
                     LDPDIVQDPNDPKRQTNVEPLLVNRINSWRLRPEAATLIPNFMLASDYVRTYTDLATME
                     GANEAARRAVNAILQRGGSKAEPCQIWDLHEPDILKPLRAYDFARYQAGLPWDNRFAVA
                     VEAALRMGQDSVGVERGGEGPLAVIAKPATEYSKPGGITEDPAIADALRMICPPKELFD
                     LMVAYEPTADLPIPGEEIAEDVAFDLGRDSGQTGVLSKALPLTDSPFSATGPNLAETGR
                     NETKTRVIITQKG"
     gene            82592..84715
                     /locus_tag="AL7_03640"
     CDS             84720..85790
                     /locus_tag="AL7_03641"
                     /inference="ab initio prediction:Prodigal:002006"
                     /codon_start=1
                     /transl_table=11
                     /product="hypothetical protein"
                     /translation="MATGTAHLDPAAQQDFLKTLTSYGDRARETLLQLLPTGEPQAYLY
                     GPMRDYIETSGKGLRPALLLATCEAFGGDSENARVSAAVLELLHNAFLIHDDIEDQSDF
                     RRGRECMHKRLGVPLAINTGDGMQSLALRLLRQNLGPLGPETGIRVVDEFDHLLQQSIE
                     GQALELGWIRDNRLNVDASDYLTMCLKKTCWYSFIHPMRIGALIARPHDVASGALNLDD
                     FNAFGFFLGAAFQIQDDVLNLVGSQDKYGKEIGGDIYEGKRTLMLGRLSLQADEPEKAR
                     LSEMLSNPRDNRSTQDVSWVLDRMDHYGCIRYAQDAANDLLASARQEFAQVFAATEEVP
                     RAFLGHFMDYLVTRQV"
     gene            84720..85790
                     /locus_tag="AL7_03641"
     CDS             complement(85781..86251)
                     /locus_tag="AL7_03642"
                     /inference="ab initio prediction:Prodigal:002006"
                     /codon_start=1
                     /transl_table=11
                     /product="hypothetical protein"
                     /translation="MPYFERKPYVSTPLPVSPIAPQPDAQPISDIARRVLGAERGAQQP
                     LEGPFACRKTCHPGGTATILLSFDAPNDGGPVALQFEPGDLINRNGDTLPANRVNVVPP
                     QIQLNPGESTDVAVIVTVPDLADPGEYHGRIACTGTVQTSIVVMYEVAGAQT"
     gene            complement(85781..86251)
                     /locus_tag="AL7_03642"
     CDS             complement(86327..87106)
                     /gene="caiD_2"
                     /locus_tag="AL7_03643"
                     /EC_number="4.2.1.149"
                     /inference="ab initio prediction:Prodigal:002006"
                     /inference="similar to AA sequence:UniProtKB:Q8GB17"
                     /codon_start=1
                     /transl_table=11
                     /product="Carnitinyl-CoA dehydratase"
                     /translation="MDPIKTRRDGSILEVTLDRPKANAIDLITSRRMGDVFAEFRDDPD
                     LRVAILTGAGEKFFCPGWDLKAAADGDAVDGDYGVGGFGGLQELRDLNKPVIAAVNGIA
                     CGGGLELALSADMILAADHATFALPEIRSGTVADAASVKLPKRIPYHIAMELLLTGRWF
                     DAEEANRWGLVNEIVAADQLMDRAWDLARLLASGPPLVYAAIKEIVRDAEDAKFQDAMN
                     RITKRQLRSVDVLYSSEDQLEGARAFAEKRDPVWKGK"
     gene            complement(86327..87106)
                     /locus_tag="AL7_03643"
                     /gene="caiD_2"
     CDS             complement(87110..89125)
                     /gene="FCS1"
                     /locus_tag="AL7_03644"
                     /EC_number="6.2.1.34"
                     /inference="ab initio prediction:Prodigal:002006"
                     /inference="similar to AA sequence:UniProtKB:A0A2P1BT06"
                     /codon_start=1
                     /transl_table=11
                     /product="Trans-feruloyl-CoA synthase FCS1"
                     /translation="MTKDLTRLLRPKSIAVIGGGAWCQQVILQSERMGYAGQIWPVHPK
                     ASDIAGHKVYGRIEDLPNAPDAVFIGINRHATIEAVQVLSSMGAGGAVCFASGFSEAVA
                     EDDTGGDLQDQLIAAAGDMPILGPNCYGFINALDGALLWPDQHGVVPVDKGVAILTQSS
                     NISINLTMQKRGLPIAYMVTCGNMAQTSQAQIASALIDDPRVTTVGLHIEGFKNIREWE
                     ALAAKAHAKGVPLVALKVGASEQAQAATVSHTASLAGSDAGAQALLDRLGIPRLSALPD
                     FLETLKLLHCYGPLPGGNISSISCSGGEASLIADMAVGTGLQFTRLSGEKLTRLRGALG
                     PMVALNNPLDYHTYIWRDELAMTRAWSGMTGDDIDMTFSIVDYPTTDSTDWACATQAAL
                     NVRAETGARFAIVATLPELLPEDIAQQLMAGGVVPFMGLREALSATRAAGQVKAPSAAP
                     VLQPGMMEPTQTLTEGASKAALAECGLRIPQNRTVRGAEAARAAADQMEGPFAVKGVGL
                     AHKSEHSAVRLGIRAGDVAAVAADIGTEDILIEEMVTGTVAELLIGVLRDPAHGFVLTF
                     GAGGVLTELLRDTVSLLVPSPPGDIRSALGQLKIAPLLAGYRGQPAADMDAIVAAVEAV
                     QTYVMQNADTLSEVEINPLLCTPDKAVAVDALIRKA"
     gene            complement(87110..89125)
                     /locus_tag="AL7_03644"
                     /gene="FCS1"
     CDS             complement(89128..90288)
                     /gene="acrC_2"
                     /locus_tag="AL7_03645"
                     /EC_number="1.3.1.95"
                     /inference="ab initio prediction:Prodigal:002006"
                     /inference="similar to AA sequence:UniProtKB:G3KIM8"
                     /codon_start=1
                     /transl_table=11
                     /product="Acryloyl-CoA reductase (NADH)"
                     /translation="MQFGLTEEQDMIVSTVRSFVEKEIYPHEDAVERSGTVPLELGNEI
                     KQKCIDLGFYACNFPEEVGGAGLSHLDFTLVERELGRGSMALTHFFGRPQNILMACNDE
                     QRERYLLPAVRGEKMDALAMTEPDAGSDVRGMKCQAVRDGGDWVVNGSKHFISGAEHAD
                     FFIVFVATGVDETPKGPKKRITTFLVDRGTPGFEVRDGYRSVSHRGYKNCILYFDNCRL
                     SDAQVLGEVDGGFAVMNEWLYATRLTVAAFSVGRARRCFDYALNYAAERKQFGQPIGKF
                     QGVGFQIADMITEIDAADWLTLAAAWRLDQNLPANREIASAKLYASEALARVTDTTLQI
                     FGGMGLMDDFPIERFWRDARVERIWDGTSEIQRHIISRDLLRPLGA"
     gene            complement(89128..90288)
                     /locus_tag="AL7_03645"
                     /gene="acrC_2"
     CDS             90369..91316
                     /gene="cdhR_7"
                     /locus_tag="AL7_03646"
                     /inference="ab initio prediction:Prodigal:002006"
                     /inference="similar to AA sequence:UniProtKB:Q9HTH5"
                     /codon_start=1
                     /transl_table=11
                     /product="HTH-type transcriptional regulator CdhR"
                     /db_xref="COG:COG4977"
                     /translation="MPNSKILLQQYNVLLFNGFSNHCLANMVEPLRAANTLSRQVLYAW
                     RFCSLDGNPVQSSSGLVVTPNGAIGDQQGDFLVVMPSYGYLKLDTRSTMRAVLAAAKKH
                     KHLAGLDTGSWLLASAGLLDDHRATIHWDEFSRFEERFPAVEAVQERFVIDGNRLTCSG
                     AMAAFDLALTLIRRDHGPLLAMEVEHLFMSRNGRGHYDLPLKSEDTLVNRALTVMQAHL
                     EAPLSVRSVARKIGCSQKRLETRVQAELKTTPQALYRRLRLNRARNLAEDTEQSIAEIA
                     GRCGYENASAMTRAFKAEFGQTPTAFRNGNLSGR"
     gene            90369..91316
                     /locus_tag="AL7_03646"
                     /gene="cdhR_7"
     CDS             complement(91384..91986)
                     /locus_tag="AL7_03647"
                     /inference="ab initio prediction:Prodigal:002006"
                     /codon_start=1
                     /transl_table=11
                     /product="hypothetical protein"
                     /translation="MVDESQNDVSGLEEPDEGEALGRSIRDARRSKGWTLEEAGRAAGI
                     GRSTLSKIENNQTRPSFEIVRRLTQALDMSTPQLFLQSGQSGISGRRDFTPKGEGEFKT
                     TPTYHHELLCSELTSKRMLPYIATIKARDVSEFDTWIRHSGEEFMYVLSGELIFLSEHY
                     RPLPMKAGDSLYYDSGMGHGCISTSDEDARILWVSLE"
     gene            complement(91384..91986)
                     /locus_tag="AL7_03647"
     CDS             92133..93386
                     /gene="glyA2_2"
                     /locus_tag="AL7_03648"
                     /EC_number="2.1.2.1"
                     /inference="ab initio prediction:Prodigal:002006"
                     /inference="similar to AA sequence:UniProtKB:Q3JGP5"
                     /codon_start=1
                     /transl_table=11
                     /product="Serine hydroxymethyltransferase 2"
                     /translation="MFKTSLNEADPVIAASIAREGIRQAEQIELIASENIVSKAVIEAQ
                     GSVLTNKYAEGYPARRYYGGCEYVDEVEVEAIERLKQLFGCEYANVQPHSGAQANGAVK
                     LALLSPGDTILGMSLDAGGHLTHGAKPAQSGKWFRPVQYGLTQAGLIDYDQVAELARAE
                     KPKLIIAGASAYSQKIDFVRFREIADEVGAWLLADMAHIAGLVATGLHPSPIGHAHIVT
                     STTHKTLRGPRGGIILTNDEALAKKINSAVFPGLQGGPLMHVIAGKAVAFGEALKPEFK
                     EYMQRVVDSASALANVMMARGCDIVSGGTENHLMLVDLRPIGVTGKDAEAALERAGFTC
                     NKNSVPGDPQKPTITSGIRLGTAAGCSRGFGPEEFKQIGHLIGDVLDALAQSPEGDAAI
                     EKETREKVRALCASHPIY"
     gene            92133..93386
                     /locus_tag="AL7_03648"
                     /gene="glyA2_2"
     CDS             93362..94780
                     /gene="lpd3_2"
                     /locus_tag="AL7_03649"
                     /EC_number="1.8.1.4"
                     /inference="ab initio prediction:Prodigal:002006"
                     /inference="similar to AA sequence:UniProtKB:P31046"
                     /codon_start=1
                     /transl_table=11
                     /product="Dihydrolipoyl dehydrogenase 3"
                     /db_xref="COG:COG1249"
                     /translation="MRKPPDLLKVREMNTYDLIVIGGGPGGYVAAIRAAQLGLKVACVE
                     GRGALGGTCLNVGCIPSKALLTSSAKYAELAHLSSHGVAVEGASINVGAMMERKDKIVG
                     DLTKGIAFLFKKNGVDLIEGWASIPSVGQIKVGADIYKAKNILIATGSEPTSLPGIEID
                     EQDVLSSTGAIAMESVPDHLVVVGAGVIGLELGQVWARLGAKVTVVEYLDRVLPGIDGE
                     IAKLAQRALAKRGLKFQLGRALKSVNKTAAGLTLALDRVGKDKEEVIEADKVLIAVGRR
                     PVTRGLGLEELGIACDPRGFIQVDDTFCTAVPGIYAIGDCVPGPMLAHKAEEDGVACVE
                     MLAGEAGHVDYNTVPGVVYTDPEVASVGLTEEALQETGIEYVVGKFAFMANSRARSTGE
                     TDGAVKVLASSEGKILGAHICGAHGGDLIAELVLAMAKGITVAEVAATCHAHPAMGEAV
                     KEACLDAMGRAIHA"
     gene            93362..94780
                     /locus_tag="AL7_03649"
                     /gene="lpd3_2"
     CDS             94795..95739
                     /gene="lipA_2"
                     /locus_tag="AL7_03650"
                     /EC_number="2.8.1.8"
                     /inference="ab initio prediction:Prodigal:002006"
                     /inference="similar to AA sequence:UniProtKB:P65286"
                     /codon_start=1
                     /transl_table=11
                     /product="Lipoyl synthase"
                     /translation="MTIQLRPRHPEKAKNADSVIPRKPKWIRKKKGDSSAYYETRRLMR
                     DHNLATVCEEAACPNIGECWSKRHATMMIMGEVCTRGCSFCNVSTGRPDALDAFEPGRV
                     AAAVRKLGLRHVVITSVDRDDLADGGAEHIAQTIRAVRHQNPGTTVEVLTPDFLGKGDA
                     AKAVFDAAPDVFNHNLETVPHLYPTVRPGARYYTSLRLLDDAKRANPELFTKSGLMVGL
                     GETLTDVRQVMDDLRAAQVDFLTVGQYLQPTPKHHPIDRFWTPEEFAQLEQIARSKGFL
                     HVSATPLTRSSFHADEDFAALRQARQRAIAKGA"
     gene            94795..95739
                     /locus_tag="AL7_03650"
                     /gene="lipA_2"
     CDS             95765..97138
                     /gene="alsT_2"
                     /locus_tag="AL7_03651"
                     /inference="ab initio prediction:Prodigal:002006"
                     /inference="similar to AA sequence:UniProtKB:Q45068"
                     /codon_start=1
                     /transl_table=11
                     /product="Amino-acid carrier protein AlsT"
                     /db_xref="COG:COG1115"
                     /translation="MEALNSIVGAINGVVWGPLMLVLILGVGFFLQVGLKFMPILRIGM
                     GFSLLFKGREGQGEGQISPFNALMTSLSATIGTGNIAGVATAVFLGGPGALFWMWMTAL
                     VGMATKYAEAVCAVKYREKDELGNFVGGPMYYIKNGLGAKWAWLGVAFALFGAVAAFGI
                     GNGVQANGVAQVLESNFGVNTSVTGVALMVLTAAVILGGITRIGAVAGKLVPFMAIAYI
                     VAGLLVLIINIGNIGHALSLVFTYAFTPSAAEGGFAGAAVWAAIRFGVARGVFSNEAGL
                     GSAPIAHAAAETKGPVNQGLIAMLGTFIDTIIVCSITGLAIISSGAWTSGESGAALTSL
                     AFETTLPGIGGSIIAIALSIFAFTTILGWSFYGEKCVEFLLGVKSLLPYRILWIIAIYF
                     GATADLGFVWLLADTLNAMMAIPNLIALALLSPIVFKLTKEFFASGGKSEEPGGAPAE"
     gene            95765..97138
                     /locus_tag="AL7_03651"
                     /gene="alsT_2"
     CDS             97220..97642
                     /gene="uspF_2"
                     /locus_tag="AL7_03652"
                     /inference="ab initio prediction:Prodigal:002006"
                     /inference="similar to AA sequence:UniProtKB:P67091"
                     /codon_start=1
                     /transl_table=11
                     /product="Universal stress protein F"
                     /db_xref="COG:COG0589"
                     /translation="MVTKILLPIDHTDDRSWKNALPVALEQARFYGAELHAVAVIPEII
                     QLPNLPANYGAGAKDHVRNAVQAILDHGNASDVPVHVEEGSVYREILKRAYKDGFDLIV
                     MASTKGDFPNYEIGPNLARVVRNAHCTVMVVRDQSR"
     gene            97220..97642
                     /locus_tag="AL7_03652"
                     /gene="uspF_2"
     CDS             97659..98753
                     /gene="gcvT_3"
                     /locus_tag="AL7_03653"
                     /EC_number="2.1.2.10"
                     /inference="ab initio prediction:Prodigal:002006"
                     /inference="similar to AA sequence:UniProtKB:Q9WY54"
                     /codon_start=1
                     /transl_table=11
                     /product="Aminomethyltransferase"
                     /db_xref="COG:COG0404"
                     /translation="MTEIRRTPLFGLHVELGGKMVDFAGWEMPVQYPLGIMGEHKQCRE
                     KAALFDVSHMGQVILRGEDVGEKLEALCPQAYATLKEGKARYGFFTNAEGGIMDDLIVS
                     NAGDHYFVVVNAALRHQDIPHMRANLDGVEVTEIFDRALVAVQGPKAEDVVGALCPAVR
                     DLKFMETTIADILGVECRISRLGYTGEDGYEISIPEDKAIEITRAFLAHEDCEPAGLGA
                     RDSLRLEAGLCLYGNDIDQSTSPVEASLGWAMQKRRKEEGGFPGAERVQRELAEGPARK
                     LVGIKPDGRAPARQGVEVQCLEGNTIGQITSGSFGPTVGGPVAMGYVSAGHGEPGEKVN
                     LIIRGKAQPAQIVALPFVKQNYKR"
     gene            97659..98753
                     /locus_tag="AL7_03653"
                     /gene="gcvT_3"
     CDS             98771..99136
                     /gene="gcvH_2"
                     /locus_tag="AL7_03654"
                     /inference="ab initio prediction:Prodigal:002006"
                     /inference="similar to AA sequence:UniProtKB:Q6G2F0"
                     /codon_start=1
                     /transl_table=11
                     /product="Glycine cleavage system H protein"
                     /db_xref="COG:COG0509"
                     /translation="MATYYSEEHEWLAVDGDTATLGITKHAAEQLGEVVFVEQQEVGDE
                     FEKDGEIGVIESVKAASELYAPVDGEITEVNEALADNPGALNDDPEGEAWIYKIKIADA
                     AQLEDLMDEAGYKAFIG"
     gene            98771..99136
                     /locus_tag="AL7_03654"
                     /gene="gcvH_2"
     CDS             99251..100651
                     /gene="gcvP_2"
                     /locus_tag="AL7_03655"
                     /EC_number="1.4.4.2"
                     /inference="ab initio prediction:Prodigal:002006"
                     /inference="similar to AA sequence:UniProtKB:P74416"
                     /codon_start=1
                     /transl_table=11
                     /product="Glycine dehydrogenase (decarboxylating)"
                     /translation="MAFKLTDYEAYDFANRRHIGPSPTEMRDMLQVIGFKTLDQLIDAT
                     VPPAIRQKEPLDWGPAMTERDALFHMKQVAGKNKVLTSLIGQGYYGTTTPAPILRNILE
                     NPAWYTAYTPYQPEISQGRLEALLNFQTMVSDLTGLDVANASLLDEATAAAEAMAMAKR
                     GGRSKANNAAFFVDRNCHPQTIAVIKTRAEPLGIDVQVGDPDQLDAGAVFGAIFQYPGT
                     HGHVRDFTNEIAALHEHNAIAVVAADILSLALLKSPGEMGADIAIGSTQRFGVPMGYGG
                     PHAAYMATTDKLKRSMPGRIIGVSIDSRGNKAYRLSLQTREQHIRREKANSNVCTAQAL
                     LAVIASMYAVYHGPDGIKAIAQSVHRKTSRLAAGLEEAGFAVEPEVFFDTITVEVGHLQ
                     NVVMEAAVARGVNLRKVGETRVGISRTNRPAPRPSRRSGVPSASTARMTARTSNTACRI
                     TRCAKART"
     gene            99251..100651
                     /locus_tag="AL7_03655"
                     /gene="gcvP_2"
     CDS             100702..101529
                     /gene="gcvP_3"
                     /locus_tag="AL7_03656"
                     /EC_number="1.4.4.2"
                     /inference="ab initio prediction:Prodigal:002006"
                     /inference="similar to AA sequence:UniProtKB:P33195"
                     /codon_start=1
                     /transl_table=11
                     /product="Glycine dehydrogenase (decarboxylating)"
                     /db_xref="COG:COG0403"
                     /translation="MRRLADRDLALDRAMIPLGSCTMKLNATVEMIPVTWPEFGNLHPF
                     VPEDQAQGYHQMIADLNDKLCQITGYDAISQQPNSGAQGEYAGLLTIRNYHFARGEGQR
                     NVCLIPTSAHGTNPASAQMVGWQVVPVKSDDKGNIDLNDFREKAEKHSDHLAACMITYP
                     STHGVFETTVQEVCQITHDHGGQVYIDGANMNAMVGLARPGDIGGDVSHLNLHKTFCIP
                     HGGGGPGMGPIGVKAHLAEHLPGHPEYGTAVGPVSAAPSARPRSFPSHGPMCC"
     gene            100702..101529
                     /locus_tag="AL7_03656"
                     /gene="gcvP_3"
ORIGIN
        1 caatggtgca gaacgcgggc gcgattaagc gcaagcttag ccccgtaggt gaataatggc
       61 aaaaaagacg accaagaagc aggcgcaggc ctggagtatg agaattcccg ccctggtggg
      121 attcgccgca cttgccattt tggttggcgg attgggtctt tgggcagtga agacgcgcct
      181 cgcaggtgcg atcgtatcct caggcgtgat cgaggtacaa agcaaccgtc aggtggtaga
      241 acaccccgat ggcggcgttg ttggcgaaat atttgtacgc gatggtgatg tggtcgcctc
      301 gggcgagatg ctgttgcggc tggatgatac tttcctatcg tccgaacaga cgattgtgga
      361 agcgcagctt tttgagcttc tgacacggcg tgtcaggctt caggccgaac gcgacgggct
      421 ttcgtcgcaa gagttggcgg cgcagttgca cgaggttcag acggaataca gcattgatct
      481 ggacctgatc gaaggtcagc aaaacctgtt cgacgcccgg gtggaaaccc tatccaaaca
      541 gcaagaacag ctgaacaagc agctggttca gatcgagagc gagattgaag gcacgcaggc
      601 ccaactcgtt tcgctgcgcc gtcaggttga attgatcgag gatgagctgg aagaccagca
      661 aagcctgttg aaacgaggat tgacgcaaac cagtcgtgta ctggccctgc aacgggaaga
      721 agccagcctg acaggtgaaa taggccgact ggaagctgct gtcgcccgcc tcaaagggca
      781 gatcgcatca accgagatcc agatcgttga actgtctgca acccgccggg aagaggcaat
      841 taccacgttg cgggacgtac aggcgcaagt tgctgaacta tcggaacgcc gactgtccct
      901 gtccgagcgg ctgacacgat tggacatccg cgcaccggtc agcggaacag tatatggaag
      961 tcaggtcttt gcccttcagt ctgtcgttca gccgggtgaa cccatgatgt atgttgttcc
     1021 acaggatacg ccattgcttg tcgccgcgcg cgttgacgcg atccatgtgg atcagctgca
     1081 tgtgggtcaa cctgtcgccc tgcggtttcc ggccttcaat cagcgtgaaa cgcctgaatt
     1141 ggacgggcag gtcaaaaacg tgtcagccga tacattcacg gatgaaaagt ccggctttac
     1201 attctatcgc gccgaagtgg ttatgaatga tggcgagctg gaccgtctca acggtcagga
     1261 gcttttgccg ggtatgcctg ttgagacact gatcaaaacc gatgaacgca ccccgttgtc
     1321 ctatctggtc aagccgatgg ccgattactt caatcgtgca tttagggaat gacggcaggg
     1381 ctatctctgg ataactgcgc tttcccattc ggccagaaaa cggcggcgtt ttaatctgtc
     1441 caaaaacgtc atcagcgctg gatcaagccc aatcgtttca cgttcttcgt ccgtgtcaaa
     1501 aggtgccaaa ggcgggaggg tgtggccccc acctgactgc gtggattgct ttgatacaag
     1561 gtgacgaaca aaagacgcgg caaattcggg tacgggtgta ccttcaagaa ccatcaccgt
     1621 gcgcatcatg gtcgtctgaa aatccgacgg caggataacc tcaagcgtat ccttgtgccc
     1681 ggcgcgcgca tccgcatagc tgccaagtac attataggct acggcgatct cacctttaac
     1741 aagatcatca atcatgtcgc cggaacagca gtacagacgc acatccaacc cgcccatgac
     1801 ttccatcagg cgccagaacg tttctgacgc acgggcatcc tgcgtcgcaa acagataccc
     1861 tagaccggac tgacggatgt cataagttcc cacccggccc cgaaagctgt ccggtcgcat
     1921 tcgaagagct tcaatcagtt gctgtcgagt ctctgggaca ggcgcgccgg aaaaggcggc
     1981 acggttgatc acgatggtcg cgggctcgaa cgtgaaggcg aaaagactgc gatgccactg
     2041 cgcccaggat ggcagcgata tgtcatcaat cacgcgtcca taaccgtcat tggccagttt
     2101 cagttgcagg tccatggcgc tggaaatgac aatatcgaaa tcttccggtg cggtgcgcac
     2161 gatccgatcg atgtcggcag tacccgtcac caaatactcg acagaaatgt cagggttttc
     2221 cttgataaag ctggaaatca taggctcaaa caaaaacgta tcggtgcttg agatgacccg
     2281 aatatgtgcc tcgtctgctt cggcgttgaa tacttgccga tcctcccaga cttgcgcctg
     2341 tgtgacagcg ggaaaccaaa ggaagactaa agcgataatg taacgcatgc gccgcctccc
     2401 tgtctgttgg acaaggcaag cgctccacca tgcgctgttg caacgtcctg cgcgatggtc
     2461 aggcccaaac cggacccaat ggtaccactt gcgttcttac cccgttcaaa ccgacgcgtg
     2521 agagtgtcaa tttcgtttaa gggaaacccc gggccacggt cttttacccg gatttgagcc
     2581 catggctccg acgtgacttc gatgcgaaca gaactgtcgg ccggagcata tttaagtgcg
     2641 ttgtcaatca tgttgcgcac ggcgttttga atgaggatgg ggtcacctga atacatgacc
     2701 tgtgggtcgc cacaaagcga caacgacaag tccttcatct cggcaattgg tgtcaggcgt
     2761 tgcacaaggt cactgaccaa agcgttcagg tcaatgtctt cccgctcaag atggtcagcc
     2821 cggaacgtga tcatcgcatg atccaacagc tgtcctgctg cacgagagct ttcgtcaatg
     2881 gcacgcacca tcgagcgcag cgcctcgcgg ttttcttctt tttcaaccct ttgtaaagtg
     2941 gcgtcagcat aggacctgac cgtcgcaaga ggggtgcgaa cacggtgggc cgcctcggca
     3001 ataaagtctt ctgactggct gagtgactga tcaagccgac ccatcaatga gttcagtgaa
     3061 gcaaccaagg gggccatttc gcggggtacc ggctttttga acgggctcag atcctgcggc
     3121 ccacggcggg tgacagaggt tgtcaatcta ttcaactgcc cgatggtcga ggacgtcgcc
     3181 cagaaggaaa gagcggcagc aagggcaaag aaccctacgc ccagaatcgc cgcattgcgc
     3241 gaaatctggt ccagagtttc ggccaacgcg tcttgtgtct gccccagcgc gaccaccagt
     3301 tcggtttgct tatccaatcc caccaaagtc cggctggcgc tgacctgacg aatggtttca
     3361 ccgcgaatct gactggaact gaaaagcgat tttccgtcac gcggtccaat ggtcggtgga
     3421 aaatcctcgt atccggaaag aaacgtgccg tcctgaaaaa tagaatagaa gatccggtcg
     3481 tccgcagggg tgcttagcat cgcgaaggcg gcatatggga tatcgacctc caacacccct
     3541 tcccgcaagg cggccgcatc gaggattgag gccactgatg caccaagtat gttgtcttgc
     3601 ccctgttgcg cgacctgcgc agcatagttt cggactgcga caaacagcag gaacgcaagt
     3661 atggccgcgc cgccgatcag tgtcagaacc agcctgttcc gcagcgatcc tgacacattg
     3721 ggatcaggag gcatggtcaa gtctgtatcc cagcccacga agcgtggtga tcttcaggtc
     3781 cgagggttcc agatgcttgc gcaggcggcc cacataaact tcgatcgcgt tatcagagac
     3841 atcatcatca taagaaaaaa gccggtcggt tagtttttgt ttcgaaaaaa cctgaccagg
     3901 tgcgctgatg aacaattcca gcaggcgcag ttcacgattc cgcagcgaca cggtctcgtc
     3961 acccacggta agatggccag ccaggggatc gaatacgatg ccgccgactt ctatcgttgt
     4021 cttcgtattc ccggatttgc gacgcagaac tgcgcggcag cgcgcttcca gctcggcatg
     4081 atcaaacggt ttggtgacat aatcgtcagc accaagatca agcgagccga ttcgatccga
     4141 aacctgactg cgggccgtca aaacgatcac cggcgtgtcc aaatggctcg cgcgatgccg
     4201 cttgaggaaa tcgcgaccgt ccccatccgg cagcatgata tccagcagga tcagatcgta
     4261 ttcctgagtt tcaacgaagg cagttgcatc acctaatgta gacgcgttat caaccacatg
     4321 cccgtctaac ctcatgcggg aactgattgc gtttgcgagg tctagattgt cttcgacaag
     4381 cagaaatttc atcgggcttt tatactattc tcgcgcgtga caggttgatg tcaggttggt
     4441 gtgtttttgt tcttcccaat ctgagccgcc atgcggcccg ttgtcaaatg ggaggacatc
     4501 atgacaacat tcgcactggg ccgtcgcgcc cttatcgcag ctgtagctgc agtaggtctt
     4561 gcaggacctg ttctggctga agaccaggta gtggacagca tccactttct gatccccggc
     4621 ggcgccggtg gtggttggga cggtaccgcc cgcggcaccg gcgaagcgct gacgaacgcc
     4681 ggtcttgtgg gcaccgcgtc ttatgaaaac atgtcaggcg gtggtggcgg caaagccatc
     4741 ggctatctga ttgaaaacgc cgacagcaac cacgggacat tgatggtaaa ctccacgcca
     4801 atcgtgatcc gttcgttgac tggcgtgttc cctcacaact tccgcgacct gacgctggtg
     4861 tcgggtacga tcggtgatta cgcagccatt gttgtcggca aagacagccc catcaactct
     4921 atgagtgatc tgctggcagc cttcgacgcc gacccgggca acacggccat cggcggtggc
     4981 tcggttcctg gtggtatgga ccacctggtc gcagccatgg tgatggaagc ggccggaaaa
     5041 gatgcgcttg gcgtgaagta cattccatat gatgcgggtg gcaaagccat ggctgccctt
     5101 ctgtccggtg agatcgcagc gctgtctaca ggtttctctg aagccgtcga tctggccaat
     5161 gcaggtgaag tcaaaatcat cggcgtcaca tcggcagatc gcgtagaggc cgccccagac
     5221 gcgatgacca tgaaagaaca gggcatcgac accacctttg tgaactggcg tggcttcttt
     5281 gcggccccgg gtctgcccga ggacaagctt gcagcatacc aggccgcgat tgccaagatg
     5341 tacgacaccc cggaatggga agaggttcgt gcacgcaacg gttgggtgaa catccacaac
     5401 tcgggcgatg atttccggtc atttcttgag cagcaggaac aacagatcgg tgatctgatg
     5461 aagaagctgg gcttcctctg aatacaattt gggcagagcg gtaacccgct ctgccatccc
     5521 tgacgacgaa aaaaaggagg gggtctcatg gcgctggatc gctggatcgc gctcattctt
     5581 ctgggtgttt gtttaacata tggctacgcc gcttggttca cgatggacag tagtcttccc
     5641 cctttcatgc aaagaaaccc catatggcca agcactttcc ccaaagtgct gtctattctg
     5701 gggataatca cggccacgat cattctgctg ggtttcgaaa aagctgaacc cagcgaacct
     5761 gaaatcgatt accggcggtt gggcgattac catcttggtc aggcgatcat gctgctggtt
     5821 ctgatggttg tctacgcgtt gtgcctgcgt cccgtcgggt tcctgatctc aacttcggcc
     5881 ttcctgatct ttgggtcttt tatcctgggt gaacgaaaat ggcatatcat gctgcccgtc
     5941 gctctgatcg ccactggtac ggtctggtat ctggttcagg aagtccttgg catttacatg
     6001 cgccctttgc ccggcatttt cggaggctga catgcttgaa ggacttctga taggcctgca
     6061 aacggcattc tcactgcaaa atctgctgat ggtcgtggcg ggctgtctga ttggcacatt
     6121 catcggaatg ctgccgggtc tgggcccgat gtcgatcatc gccatcatga tcccggtagc
     6181 tatttccatg ggcgacccgt ccgctgcgct gatcctgctg gccggcgtgt attatggcgc
     6241 catttttggt ggttcgacct cttctattct gctgaatgcg ccgggggtcg cgggtaccgt
     6301 cgcctccagc tttgacggct acccgatggc acgtcagggc aaagcgggca aagccctgac
     6361 cattgccgca atcgcgagct ttgcaggtgg cacgttcggc gcgttgcttt tgatgatctt
     6421 cgcccctgcc ctgtcttctg tcgcgttgct tttccattca gccgagtatt tcgcgctgat
     6481 ggttgtcggc ttgtcggcca ttgccgcctt tgcgggaaca ggtcaggttg ccaaggctat
     6541 cataatgaca atccttggat tgatcatggc cactgttggc gaaggcgtac tgttcaatat
     6601 gcctcgtttc accatgggca tcatggattt gcagtcgggc tttggcttta tcacacttgc
     6661 aatggccatg ttcgcgttac ccgaggcgct gtttcttgtc ctcaaaccca aggaccttaa
     6721 gggggaagaa ggcgaaatca aggacctgcg cataagcagg gaggaagcca aagccattgc
     6781 accagtgatt ggccgccagt ctatacaggg gtttttcatc ggcgttctgc cgggtgcggg
     6841 cgcaacgatt gccagctttc tgggctacgc ggttgagcgt aacatcgccc caaaagccga
     6901 gcaggacgaa ttcggcaaag ggtcgatcaa agggctggcc gcgcctgaaa cggcgaacaa
     6961 cgccgcctgt acaggctcat tcgtgccgct gctgaccctg ggcattcccg gatcgggaac
     7021 gacggcaatc ctgcttgggg cattgattgc tctgaatgtg acaccgggcc cacgccttat
     7081 gctggacgac ccgcagatct tttgggcggt catcatgtcc atgttcattg gcaacctggt
     7141 gcttctgatc ctgaatctgc cgctgatccc ctacatagcc aaagtactct cggtgccgcg
     7201 caactatctg atccccttta ttttgttctt tactctgatg ggggcctata tcgggcagaa
     7261 caatgcaacc gaactgctga tactggtggg ttttggggta tgcgcaacgg cgttgaaatt
     7321 tgctgattac ccactggcac cactgctgat cggtttcatc ctcggcggta tgatggaaga
     7381 caacttctca cggtccatgc agttgtacga tggtatcgcc tttatctggg aacgcccgat
     7441 gacgctgggt ctgttggtta ttgcggcgct tctggtgcta ctacccagct accgcgcgcg
     7501 ccgtgcacag gcccgggcgg aaggggttgc cgaaggtgac tgacccgctg gcgggaatac
     7561 gggttctcga tctgaccaat gtcctcgcgg gtccgtattg ttgctaccaa ctggcattga
     7621 tgggtgccga cgtgatcaag gtcgagcgcc ccgatggtgg cgaccttgct cgcgttctgg
     7681 gtgccgatcc cgctagaaac aaggcgggga tggggatcag ttttctggcg cagaatgccg
     7741 ggaaaaagtc tgtcacgctg gacatgaaat cggaaaaggg caaggcgctg ttgaaacgcc
     7801 ttgtccagtc agctgatgtt ctggtggaaa acttccggcc cggagtaatg gatcgtcttg
     7861 gtctagggta tgaaattttg cgcaactcca atcccaacct gatctattgc gccatcagcg
     7921 ggttcgggca ggatggcccc cggcgcggcg atccggctta tgaccagatt gtgcagggta
     7981 tcagcggcgt gatgtcaatc accggagccc ccgacacggc accgtatcgc gtcggttatc
     8041 cgttggcgga cacggtcggg gggatgacgg ccgcctttgc agtcgcggcg gcattgaacg
     8101 ccaacccacg cggcacctat ctggatgttg cgatgtccga agccgtgatt tcgacgatgg
     8161 gttgggttgt ttcaaattat ctggtgggtg gcgtaacgcc cggagcgcat gggaatgaga
     8221 acacaacctc ggccccctca ggtacatttg ccacgcggga caacccgatc aacatcgcgg
     8281 ccaatcggga cgagcaatgg caggcacttg cccgctgtct cgggcgggat gacctgctga
     8341 acaaccccga ctacgcaacg cgtgaagatc gcaaaacaaa ccgccacgcc ttacgtacag
     8401 aactggaacg caccctaaag acgaaggccg cggccgagtg ggtgagtgaa ttaaacgcat
     8461 tgggggtacc gacaggacaa gttctgaccg tgcccgaggc ccttgcagac ccgcaacttt
     8521 ccgatcgcgg tctgattggc tctttgttgg ttcacggcga acaaatgcaa cttgcaggca
     8581 gtcccgtcgt aatgaatggc gcccggcgaa tgccgcaaat cgcgccacca aaacttgggg
     8641 ccgacaacaa ggcggtgtgg tccgaaatcg gattgaccga cgcggaagtc gacgcgctga
     8701 gcagagaggg gatcatatga gcgatgtgtc agattggtgg gcaacatcca tcatcgatat
     8761 ggaacctggc cggatagacc tgcgcgggga gccgattcaa aacctgatcg gacgccttgg
     8821 ttttgcggag atgatctggt tcatggtacg cggcgaccgc ccatcaaaag cgcaggccca
     8881 attgttcgaa gccgcgctgg tcgcggcagt cgaccacggt cctcaggcac cgtcgattgc
     8941 aaccgcgcgc atggcggtta cctgtggcct gcctctcaac aacgcgatgg cgagcgctgt
     9001 gaacatgttg ggcgacattc atggaggggc tggcgagcag gccgtggaac tctaccactt
     9061 tatgggccat taccctggca ctttggcgca ggcaatcgat gcgtggatcg aaagccacgg
     9121 aaagatactt ccgggttttg gacacaggtt tcacacgccc acagaccccc gcgcgccgcg
     9181 cctgatggat ttggtcgccg aagcggtgaa aacccgtgct tgcgatgggc aattcatgcg
     9241 aattgcgcag caaatcgagg cagaacttgc gcggcgtaag ggtaaacccg tcccgatgaa
     9301 catcgatggc gcaaccgcag ttatttatgc cgagcttggg tttgcgccac cattggcgcg
     9361 cggccttttc tgcctgtccc gatcagtagg tattctggca catgcctggg agcagatgca
     9421 gcaaggtggt cgcaacaaag ggcctacccc accctcgtat cgctggacgt atcagccggg
     9481 ttaagcgctt ttccgatggg accgatttgc caacagatcg gcggccgcac gggcaataac
     9541 cagctcttca tttgtcggga taaccatggc gaccactcgg gacaggtctg tcgagatgat
     9601 ccgatcattg tccgcgttgg catcgggatc cagttcaatc cccagccacc ccattccgga
     9661 acataccctg tcgcgtacaa ggcgcgagtt ttctccgata ccacctgtga agatcaaggc
     9721 atcaataccg cccaatattg ctgccattgc cccaagttcg cggcggatgc ggaacgtgaa
     9781 atagctgatg gcctgtcggc tttcgcgggt atctgctttt tcaagagtgc gcatgtcgct
     9841 tgaaagtccc gaaagaccca gcaaccctga tttgcgaaac agaaggtcgg aaatctcgga
     9901 ggcgctcaac ccttcctgat ccatcagata caacaaaaca ccgggatcaa gctgaccgca
     9961 acgggatccc atcggcagcc cgtccaacga cgaaaacccc atggtcgaac cgacggatcg
    10021 ccccccgatc atggcacaca tcgacgcacc gttgcccaga tgcgcaacca caacccgccc
    10081 cgcgtgcaaa agcggcgcgg ttttggccaa atggtctgag atgtattcat aactaagccc
    10141 gtgaaaacca tagcgtcgga cgcctttgtc gtaatactcg cgcggcaggg cgaatacgtc
    10201 gttctcccaa gggtggttgc gatgaaaggc tgtgtcgaaa caggcaatct gggcagcatt
    10261 tggaaaacgt tccatagctg ccttgacgcc agccaggttg tgcggctggt gcagaggtgc
    10321 atacggagag agcttgtcca actcctccaa agcagcggcg gtcaacggca aaggcgtatc
    10381 gatctcaggt ccaccgtgaa caatacgatg cccaaccgcg gtgacctcgc aactggggaa
    10441 ggcccgtgac aacaggttca gtacccagtc cagtgcagca gcgtgatcgt gaatatcacc
    10501 tgccgtgcca ttcgccagaa ctccaccgcc agatgaccgc gccttgacga ttggttctgg
    10561 ctcgccgatc cgttcgacca caccggtgca caccatgact ggatcgtctt ctgtcagttc
    10621 gaacaggccg aacttcatcg aagacgatcc ggcattcagt gtcacgacat gtgtcatgca
    10681 tatcctctgg tttgcgaaaa ggtgaagttc ctaaggttta ctgatccgct ctggtacaag
    10741 gttgagttta agacattacc caagactacg agccagccaa ccgctacaaa ccccggtctt
    10801 tgcaaatctc catggaagaa aagatcgttc agcccatttt ttccggggtg ccaacaacac
    10861 cttcattcct gccaacctag tcgtaatcat ggattggaac acgtgcaagg cactaagctg
    10921 acgctatcaa acacgggtcc cgaagcacag ttcacttcat ccgccgcgac ggtttcctcc
    10981 acccccttgt tttcgcatgg tcaacccaat gcgctttctc gcgacatcaa catcgacgac
    11041 acgtacttta accacctgcc cggttttaac cacgtcatgc ggatctttga caaaccggtc
    11101 cgccagctgg ctgacatgaa ccagcccatc ctgatgcacg ccgatatcca caaaagcgcc
    11161 gaaagcggcg acgttggtga ctgtgccttc caaaaccatt ccgggtttca gatcggtgat
    11221 ttcttcgatg ccatcggtga aagatgcgga gacaaaactg ggtctggggt cgcgtccggg
    11281 cttttcaagt tcggcaaaga tgtcccgaac cgtcggcagg ccgaaatcct gagttacgaa
    11341 ttgttccgcc cgcaacccct ttaacgcgcc atcatggccc atgatgtgac ggatatcgcg
    11401 accgcaggcg gcaacgaccc ggcgcgcaat gtcataggct tcggggtgca ctgaagacgc
    11461 gtctaaaggc tctgaaccgt ccctgatgcg caggaaaccg gcgcattgtt cgaacgcacg
    11521 tggtccaagg cgggcgacgg acagcaaatc cttccgcgat aggaagggcc cattcaggtc
    11581 acggtgggtg acaatcgctt cggcctgcgc cggacccaga ccagacacgc gtgacagcaa
    11641 aggggcagat gcggtgttca gatcaacccc gacagcattc accacatcct cgatcgcgga
    11701 atccagcgac tgtgacaggc gatgctgatc cacatcatgc tgatactggc caacaccaat
    11761 ggatttcggt tcgattttaa ccagctcggc caaggggtcc tgcaatcggc gcgcaatcga
    11821 gaccgcgcca cgtagcgaga catccagatc aggaaattcg cgcgcagcca gttcagatgc
    11881 ggaataaacc gaagcgccag cttctgacac caccactttt gttggtgctt tcaccgtctt
    11941 gggtagaagt gcaagagtgt ctgcaaccaa cctttcggtt tcacggctgg ccgtcccgtt
    12001 cccgattgcg atcagttcga tccgatgagc tgatatcaga ttgaggatac tggcctgtgc
    12061 acctcgcaga tcattcttcg gctgaaacgg gtacaaggtg tcggtggcga caaccttgcc
    12121 ggtcgcatca acaacagcag cctttacgcc cgtacgaatg cccggatcca gacccaaggt
    12181 cgccttggca cctgccggtg cggcaaacag cagatccttg aggtttcgcg agaagacctg
    12241 aatggcttcg tcttgcgccc ggctgcgcag gtcagccatc agttcgacca tcatggacag
    12301 cgaaagtttc acccgccaag tccagcccgc gactttgcgc aaccatgcgt ctgcctgccc
    12361 agtgccacgt gtctgtagat gggcggcgac aatcgtctcg gcccgcgcgg caccaaattc
    12421 cggttcaggc gcgatatcca gcgtgacgat gccctctttg gatgcccgca acatcgccaa
    12481 agcccgatgt gacggcacgt ccgcccacaa ttcggaatgg tcaaagtagt cactgaactt
    12541 ggcgccgtcc ttttccttgc cttctatgac ctttgcgctg agcagagcct cgtgctgcat
    12601 gaaactgcgc aattcgccca gcagagcggc gttttctgtc aaccgctcgg tcaaaatatc
    12661 ccgcgcaccg ttcaaagcat cccgggtcgt tgttaccgcc tcggtgaggt acgccgcggc
    12721 taatatttca gggtcgcagt tgcggtccgc cagaatagcg tcaaccaaag gttcaagccc
    12781 attttcgcgt gcaatcatcg ccttggtgcg ccgttttggc ttatacggca gataaatgtc
    12841 ttccaactgc gctttggttt ccgcgcgcgc aatggattta ctcagatcgt cggtcagttt
    12901 gccctgatcc ttgatcgagt tcagaatggt ttcacgccgc gcttcaagct cgcgcagata
    12961 agtcagccgc tcagacagca ggcgcaattg ggtgtcgtcc aatcctccgg ttgcttcttt
    13021 ccggtatcgg gcgacaaaag gcacggttgc tccttcgtcc agtagcttga tcgcggcacc
    13081 gacctgctcg gaacgtgcct taatctcggt ggcgatagtg cgggcgatac ggtccaatgg
    13141 tgcctcctga agcgacggtg gaagaacttc ttaaccagcc gtttcggcaa ggggaagacc
    13201 cttggttcac tccgcagtca ggccgtttca gtttggctgt tcatcaagtc agcacgccag
    13261 gcagtgtcca catcaaaccc acggcataag tccgcgatac gggctacgcg tgcttaccga
    13321 atgggccata tgtgccaagg tcaccagatc ataaaccggc aggctcaatt ccttctgaat
    13381 tgaggccgcg taaggcggta gatcggtgca ttccagtacc agcgaacgga tttccggtgt
    13441 atcgcgtttc agtttgcgta cagcattcag aacttcagcc tcaatcagat cggtatccat
    13501 tcgggtgcgc gtattgcgca ggatgacttc ggcgaactcg gtcgtgttct caagaccctg
    13561 cacagctacg gggatatctc ctgccccaac cccatcgaaa tggcgttgcg tcagcgccga
    13621 ggaatcggcg gttatcactc ctaccggtgc actggcaccg gtcatgtaat aagccagcgg
    13681 cacctgaatc aggcttgagg caaaaacggg cacggacacg gcttcggcca gctctttctg
    13741 gaacaatgca agaaacccgc aactgccagt gatggcccgc acaccttcgg attcaagcct
    13801 ctgcgcgcct ttgatgaagg gctccagcaa ctctggtgtc gggttgttca gcagctttgg
    13861 tactgtgacg ccttcaatca tctcatacag caccgggaac ggaagactcg atgggttttt
    13921 gatatggccc ggaggtttgg ggaaatagct ttccaggcac aaaactccga tggatgcccc
    13981 gcagatattc tgtccacctg ggtagatcgg catgacgttg tgatccttct cgagaagtcg
    14041 cttcgcgtgt tttaaaaccg cgacaaggca aatgggtcca gactgatgtt cagacgctgt
    14101 ccagctacca gatcggccac aagctctccg gttttaggcg ccatcatcag gccatagtgg
    14161 gaatgaccga aagcgctgaa caatccctga tgtccgtcaa tcggcccgat ggcaggcaag
    14221 ctgtctggaa acgatgggcg gcgccccatc cagaattgcg tgtcggcggt attaagatcc
    14281 ggtatcattg ccttggcttg tcgcgtcagt aacgcctgtt ttcgtggatc gggcggggca
    14341 tctacacgcg caaactcggc ggtgcctgcc acacgcagcc cgccctgcat cgaactggca
    14401 accactttgg catccacatc catgaccgaa ttctgaaggc tcgccaaagg tgcggggaac
    14461 tgaacatggt acccgcgttc agcagccagc ggcacagaca gacccaaagg tttcaaaagc
    14521 tcggcagacc acacacctgc agccaatatg actgtatcag cctgaagcgt atcggtctgg
    14581 gttgtcagat gccaccgccc ctcgtcggta cggttcagtt ttcgaacttc ggcccgaata
    14641 aactcagcgc cttgttggcg cgctttttca gccagaaccg cgccaatctg accgggtgat
    14701 gtaatccgtg cctgaccttt gataaggatc gctgcttcga aatcctcgga tagagcgggt
    14761 tcaattcggc gcaactctgg gccgtcgatc ctctcgagtt gcccaccttt ctcctgtcgg
    14821 atcagatatc ccagcgcctt caggtcagct tgattcgggt gtcggaaagc atggatgtag
    14881 ttggaatcga caatcaggtc ttcataacca gtgttctgca aatgacgtcg atacaactct
    14941 atcgacggtc tgcaaagaag ctccatcgca ttcgagattc ggcggaccga tcgttcatca
    15001 gatgctttca aaaacctcag gccccaaggg accatcctcg gccagaacga ggccctgacg
    15061 gacaaggcgc ttttggggtc cagcagcatc cgggggattg ccttccagat accgggaacc
    15121 gcttggggga tcactgacca tggcgagacg acaccagcat taccgaatga ggtctcctgc
    15181 ccgggctctc cccggtcaat caaccgcacg gttttgccac gttcctgcaa tgacagcgcg
    15241 cagcagatgc cgacgatccc ggcgccgatt atggtaacac gttcagacat gtcaggccgt
    15301 tgcttgagtt cgggtgcggg cgatcaactg cgcaacgatc acgggtgacg ccactgccag
    15361 cgcgatcagg tctgccgtta acgtgggtgc cacgaagatg atcccggcaa aggcaatcag
    15421 aatacgagac aatacgttga gcggttgcag ccaatatccg acgaccgccg cggacagagc
    15481 gatgaccccc gctatgcagc ttgtcgcagt atatgtgaat tcccaaaaat caaacccagt
    15541 ggaagacacg aacaacaaaa ccggcgcata gacgaatgcc atcggcgcta tcaccttgcc
    15601 caacccgagc gtaaacgcgg acagcccggt gcggaacgga tttgagttgg cgatcgcagc
    15661 tgccgcataa gccgaggtac agaccggagg tgtaatttcg gataccacac cgtagtaaag
    15721 cacgaacagg tggcttgcga tgggcggaac acccaactga gccagcgcgg gctgcgcgac
    15781 agaaaccagc atgatgtaaa gcgcggtggt cggaataccc gcccccatca agatgcagac
    15841 gacagcgatg aagatcagtg agatgaacag ttgcaggtct tcgattgcaa acagctggaa
    15901 gctgccgaac gagatcatat tataaagatc cgccgccaga ttgcctgccc cttgcgtgac
    15961 cataaatccg atacgaaagc cgataccggt ggtgttgatc acacccacaa caataccgac
    16021 agcggcggca gcggcaccca ccgccagcga gtattttacg cccagttcga cagcagccag
    16081 catctcgggc acttcgatac gtttttgtgg gttcagtgtg gctgtcacag acagcgcgca
    16141 gagtatcgcg gtcattgtca ggtcgaaccc gccatccgag aatttccaca acacaaaggc
    16201 cagaaacgcc gccgcgtaaa tcagcgttgg tggctgcttg atacgcgaca tacccgcgat
    16261 caccgccagc gatatgccgc aaaaggccga catgaatggc gtgtaaccgg taaacagcac
    16321 caccagcagg ccaatcaggg gcacgatatt ggcccaacct tcagcccaga cagctttaag
    16381 ctgcggtaat tgctctttcg tcagaccctt caggttcagc ttgcgcgcca tcagatgcac
    16441 aactgcaaag acacccacgt agtgcagaag cgccgggaag atcgccgcaa tgacaatagt
    16501 ggtgtaaggc acctccagga actcggccat gataaaggcc gcggctccca tgatgggcgg
    16561 ggtgatctgg ccgcccgccg aggaagcggc ctcgaccccg cccgcgaaat ggcccggata
    16621 acccaggcgt ttcatgttcg ggatggttag cgctccggtt gaaaccgtgt tggcgactga
    16681 agaccccgag atcgttccaa agaatgccga tgaaacgacc gataccttgg ccgggccacc
    16741 tgtatagcga cccgccagaa tggtggcatt gtcgataaac aactgtccca acccggtgcg
    16801 ctgcgcgatc acaccaaaca aaacgaaatg gaagactatg gtcgaaacga cccaaagcgt
    16861 gacgccatag atgccttcct gcggaaagta catcgacgac acgaaggttt tgaaatttac
    16921 accgggatgc tgcaacaaac cgggaaaata aggaccaagc agagcgtaag agatgaatac
    16981 gcagataatc agcggcagca cccaacccag cgtgcgacgg gcgatgtcaa gtaccagcag
    17041 aatgataacc acgccaagaa agacatcgta attgttggga ttacccatac gaaaagtctg
    17101 ttcctcgatc ccgagaaagg gaataccgcg ccaggcaaat ccaacgtaaa gcgccgcaac
    17161 gatgccaaat gccatgaata ccaggtcata aagcgggacg ttcccaatac gaaacctgct
    17221 gattttgagc gcatataggt ttttagcccc gacaatcgga atggtcgcgt aaaccagtat
    17281 gaacaacagg gccagataaa tgcccatgtg ccagtggtcc gccggcaagc cgaaacctgc
    17341 ggtgaagaat tcataggacg cgaataacag ggcaacaacc cgcagaactt tggccgtgtt
    17401 cggtgtaacc tgacgtactg cggcgccttc gtcgaactgt tcttcgatgg ctgccagttc
    17461 ttcggctgtc aggtcgtggt catcgcgtgt ttcggtctcg gacatgatgg ccctctgatt
    17521 gcgcgtgtaa ggagagtgcg gtgccccgca caggggcacc gacgacaggc ttcaatgagg
    17581 ttcgattact gcagaaggcc tgcttctttg tagaacttct ctgcaccagg atgcaggggg
    17641 acacccagtg cttcgactcc gtccaaagct gtgtcagctg tgatctgctt gcctttggcg
    17701 tgaccgttgt ccagcagttt tcgggtgttg tcgttccaca gtgctttggt cagctgatag
    17761 accagttctt cggacagatc cgacgacaca accagcatag cgctgaccgc tggggtcttg
    17821 gtttcggtgt caatcccttc atacacaccg cccggtatgg cggaagggat ataggccgga
    17881 atgatctcgt tgatcttagc aaggtcttcg tcactgaacg agtgcaggtt catacctttg
    17941 gtcgatgaca actgcaccat agcggcgacc ggccagccag ctgcgtagaa atacgcgtcc
    18001 agctgcccat cggccagacg ctcggcgctc tgactgttgt tcagctctgc ttcgtccatg
    18061 ttatcgcggt tcacgcccca tgcatccagc atctgcagca cggccacctg tgtgcctgaa
    18121 cccgcctgtg cgatacccac gcgcttgcct ttgagatcgc tcaggtcacc aatggtctga
    18181 cctgcgggca gaaccagatg cagatcctct gggaacaggt ttgccacaat gcgcagcttg
    18241 ggatgcggct tgccttcgaa cttgccttcg cccagataca tcgaacgggt gacatcagcg
    18301 gcggccagac cggcctcaag ctcgccattc tccactgccg cgttgttaaa gactgacgca
    18361 gttgttgatt gtgcaatcgc gatcaggccg ggtacgccgc actgaccacc ctcttcgcag
    18421 gggcgcgagc ccggaggggc cgagatccca tttgcgatgg ttccgccaat cggaaaataa
    18481 gtgccgcctg caccaccggt gccaatacgg aaaaaagttg ggtcctgtgc aagtgcaggc
    18541 gcggccatag cgcctgccaa agccagacct gtcaggcatt tcatcagtct catcgtaaac
    18601 tcccagtttt ggatcattgg attcggtttg tccgaactct gatccaatca gcctatggag
    18661 atttaccata aatacaaatt tgttatattt aactaaactg aagtttggct tatggatgtg
    18721 gaatgaacct tactcaattg actgtttttc gtgaggtgat ggaaagcggc tctatctctc
    18781 aaaccgcaaa aaagctgaac cggacacagc cggccatcag ccttgcgctc aagaacctag
    18841 aaaaaagttt ggggctgatc ctgttcgaac gaagagggcg ccgtttgatt ccagtaccgg
    18901 aagcgcacta cctattgtca gaaaccaccg gtattctgga cagattatct aagatttcca
    18961 atacgatgca cggacttctt aaagggagtt ccggtagttt gaatattgca gcgatgccag
    19021 gcccttccac ttttgccttt ccgaatttca tcagccgttc agttggtgga aaccccgata
    19081 tacaaattac actttcaacc cgcagctctc cgcagattat ggaactggcg ggtactcaga
    19141 acatcgattt cgggtttgcg gattttgagc atccgacagg taagcaacca cagttctcag
    19201 ccgagatcat aagcggcgac tgtttttgcg cgctggacag agacaaccct ctggcgaaag
    19261 aaagcgccat tacgatatcc gatcttgacg gagttccaat gggcgggctg catgacacgc
    19321 atccgtttca ggaaaaagtg cgacaagcgt ttcagatggt ctcggcgaat tacacaccaa
    19381 ccgtgacctg ccaatatttt ctgccgctta tcccctttgt cggatcgggc caatgctgca
    19441 cgattgtcga tccgttgaca gtcgttaccg agcgggagtt gaacatttca aacgaccgtg
    19501 tcgtgttttt gcccttcagt gaaccgttga ggtatgaata tgcgatcctg tcaccgaacc
    19561 accggcctcc gtcccagcta gcgttgcaga tcaaagccgg ctggaaggca gaggttttgt
    19621 cgatgctaca tcgaacaggt gccaacccac agacagaaat cgcctgaaaa catacacgtt
    19681 tccagtgctg ctcagttgcg ttgttcaatc gatgactcca gcgttgaccg caaaagttgc
    19741 gcatcaagcg gtttgtagag caaaggcaga ttggcgcgct tgcagcgcct ggccagttca
    19801 ggtgatcggt tggccgaaat aacgcagccg ggcagaggtc caaattcgtt cgtcagggca
    19861 tgtatggcgt cgacaccggt tctatcgtgg ttcaactgaa aatcggcaac tattgcatcg
    19921 ggcaaaatgt caatttcacg aagaagattg attgcttcgt cttcgctttc gctctccaaa
    19981 acctcgaccc cccaggattc gatggtcatg gtcagtgcac tacgaaggtt ttcatcattc
    20041 tcaatcaaca atacgaccgt gttaccaagt accttggagc ccggatcgtg ggccgcaggg
    20101 gcgctgctag atgtggtctg ctcttcccgc gccaacggca cttcgaccga gaatccagtg
    20161 cctttgccta cttcggaaaa cagctggatt ggatgttgca acagcccaca ggcgcgctcc
    20221 acgattgcaa ggcccaatcc cataccctct gccgcgctgg catcagaatg caggcgctga
    20281 aattcctgaa agacgatgtc tctttggtct aacgcgatac cgatacctgt atcccagact
    20341 tgcaaggcaa ttgcgccttt gcgacgccgc acaccgacca gaacctttcc ggtctcggta
    20401 tacctgatcg cgttcgacag caggttctgc aaaatccgac gcaaatagct ggcgtcgctg
    20461 gtcacacgcg cgttcgtgtc aacaaatgac agctcaagcc cttttgcctg cgccaccggg
    20521 cgaaatgcgt cttccatctg cgaaaacagc gtgctcactg atatggtcga caaatgcgcg
    20581 gtggcccgtc ctgaatccag cttcgagata tccagcagcg cttccagaat gtgttcaacg
    20641 ctgttcagcg cactttcagc cttgcctgca acggtctttg cgtcgtcttt atccaggccg
    20701 ctgcccagcg atgcaacata aagctttgcc gcagaaagag gttgcaacag atcgtggctg
    20761 gcagctgcca cgaatcgcga cttggatgca tttgcacgct cggcctcgtt caacgcgtca
    20821 gccagttcca ttgtgcgaga tgttacgcgt tgttccaaca gctctttggc ttcgtataag
    20881 gcctgagcgg actttcgttc tgcggttaca tcggtgaagg atatcacaaa gccccggtcc
    20941 ggcatttcct gcgcaaacac cgaaagaatt tttgaccttc cgcggtgcat ctgaaactgc
    21001 agaggacggc gataggtttg ccgcgtcacc cagttcagaa gatcggcttc cgttaccccc
    21061 ttctggaacc tgatgttcgc gccaaggcga ttggacagcg attcaaaccg ggttcccgtc
    21121 tgaaactgtg cgattggaat ggccagcaac tcactggcgc ggttgttcca cccgatcaga
    21181 cggtgtttgt tgtcaaaaat gcaaacgccc tgttcaatat gttcaagcgt tgcgcggatc
    21241 agcctggcct tgtcatccag tatccggtca cgctcctgcc gttcgatccg catgatatcg
    21301 gtcacatcgg tttgcagaat aacagtgccg ccatccggcg tgcggtgttc ggacacttgt
    21361 gaccaccgat tgccaacaag ccggacgttg aacaccacat gatcgtccgt gtgccgatcc
    21421 aggcggcttt tggcccagtc tgtcggtgtc attgtttcag gcagggacag aaaccctgat
    21481 cggctgacca gttcgacata ttcggcaaag ctcaatcccg ggctcagccg ctcctgaatg
    21541 tcgggcatat gcagaccaaa acggctgtta cacagcacca gtttttcgtc gcgattgaaa
    21601 agggcaaacc cctcttgcac cgtttcgatt gcattggcca gatccgcgcg tgcggcttcg
    21661 gtgtccttgt tcgcctgtgc cagtctggca ttggaatcgt tcagcaattc aagggcacgt
    21721 tccagatcat tcgtccgggc gcggacctct tgttcaagca cggccgcacg ctgaaactgc
    21781 gcataagctg cgcctgacgc atcggtggat tcttctaccc gacgcatcag cgcttcggcg
    21841 atcttgcgaa gtttctcgtt ctggcggtca accgagtccg acgggtcagt aagatgctcg
    21901 atcatacgtt actctttctc gggtggataa atcgcaacac ccgtcagagt ttggttcaca
    21961 tggattgagt tgtactgctc tccgtaggtt gaaaatccga caacgtggtt gcgggccaga
    22021 atgtccgaga tttcgcgagt cttttgcttt tcctgcgctt ccagtcggcg gagaatgcag
    22081 tcgcaaccca gaattgtgtc gggttgccgt ttctcggtca gaaggccgat ttcttcctca
    22141 aggtgctcga ccatgtccct tggttcggcc agcgtcagca caagcccttc atcaatggcc
    22201 gagaaaaaga caaggtcccc gttgcccgcc acctgctgaa tggcgcggac gtgatgctgc
    22261 ccaccaatct gcacaacaac ggggtgcgcc gcaaaggtga atgtcgtcag ttgttccgga
    22321 tccttgccaa ggatacgggc gtactcgcgg gcggcgggct cggcattgat ctcctcaacg
    22381 atgcgttttg ccggatccgc cttggttacg accatacgcc gggtcgttgg aaccagatga
    22441 tcagttttga acaccttgat cgggcaccgc gtacgaacct gagtcagtat ggcagcattg
    22501 ctcagtgctt tgccctgatg cagcacataa gtacgcccga accgggttcc atcaccggcc
    22561 gatccgccaa acaatggcac cggccccaag ccgacggcca actcggaggt caacgcatcc
    22621 tctttggtcg acaatccgtc gatcatcagg aatgtaaatt catggttcca gtcgggcgcc
    22681 gtgaccatca tggcatttcg gttgtggatc atctcgttga tgatgctttc cgcctcaaaa
    22741 tcgttcagat cggaaaccag gaccgtacgc gtgtcgaaat gggattgcgg aaggccgatt
    22801 gcgacgatct gatcttcgca ataaccgcta tccgcaagtt ctccggcggt ggtgcagcca
    22861 accaccggcg taggcgcaaa cacctgctcg gctttggcaa tgaccgcagc cgcgtccgcg
    22921 ttcggactga cgaacaatat caccagcgca agtggctcag ccccgaattg acgtacgagc
    22981 accccaagcg cctgcccggt gtcgtaacgc gcgaaagccg ttttgacgat gcctgtcgca
    23041 ccggtccggg ctgtcgccca cccgactgct tggtccatcg agcctcctcc ctaaagcgcg
    23101 acgatgtggt gagagtatga cgcttagcct tggtcttgca agacgctggc aaacgaagct
    23161 ttctttgcaa tcagaacggc ttgcgtccgg ctttgcacac ccagtttccg catgattgcc
    23221 gtgacatgcg ctttgaccgt gggttccgca atggacaggt cataggcaat ctgtttgttc
    23281 agcttgccct cacagatcag ttgcagaatg cgggcctgct gatttgtcag cgtcgcaagc
    23341 cgattgaccg cgtcggcgtg ttcatcctct tcaacattga tcagaacgca tccttcgggc
    23401 acgaaaactt tgccggaatg cactgtctcg aatgccaggc gaaacacatc gcgttggcta
    23461 tgcttgggta cataacccga tgcgcccgcc tgaatcacct gactgacaac gcgattatcc
    23521 gtcatcgagg acaccacaat aaccggggca ttcgcagcag ccttcagacg gacaaggccg
    23581 tccagcccct ccacatccgg caggttgagg tccagcatga ccgcgtccgg tttcagcccc
    23641 cctgacagaa gttccatcgc gccttccagt cggtccgcgg tatggatttc gccgatctgc
    23701 gccacgcttt gcaaggtcat cgacagcgcg tcgcaaaaca gggggtggtc atcgacgatc
    23761 agcactttct cgaagccaga ccttacaacg gagtcagcaa gcatttggta ttgccttttt
    23821 tcaatcagat tgtccccagc ttacccaatc ctaacaacga aagtaatctg cgcctactgg
    23881 cccaaagtcg tacataagac cggctcggcg tcacctacac ccaaggtcta ataggcaggg
    23941 cgaaaaacac cacgtagcgt aagaaaaaac acctggagaa gagaaatgga gcttagtgac
    24001 agccgcgtca ttgccgcgcc gcgatccaag gtctgggacg cgcttctgtc ggctgaggtt
    24061 ctgaaagaat gcgttccggg atgtcaggaa atgaccggct cggtcgatga cgggttcgaa
    24121 gcaacggtgg tgcagaaagt cggccccgta aaagcgacct tcaaaggggc cgttaccctt
    24181 tctgatatcg taacgcttga aagcgtgaag ctctcgggtg aaggtaaggg tggggctgcg
    24241 ggttttgcca agggtgcggc cgatgtcagt ttgtctgatg tgcccgaagg tactctgctg
    24301 acctataccg tcgacgcacg tgtcggtggc aagttggccc agctgggaag ccgggtcatc
    24361 gatggcgtcg ccagaaaaat ggccggccgg ttctttgaaa attttcagaa cgcggtcgaa
    24421 cccgaaaaaa cacccgatcc ggaaacctcg gatcaggttc aagctgaacc ttctgccgag
    24481 ggtgaaggcg acgaagcaaa aaaaggttgg ttcaagcgcg tattgggcgg ttgaacagtt
    24541 ggaactcagg gaggagaaag tcatgaaaat ttccatgacc gtgaacggca aggccgtaag
    24601 cggcgaggtc gagggccgga cattactgtc cggctttctg cgcgagcaac tttcattgac
    24661 gggcacgcat gtcggctgtg atacggccca gtgcggcgcc tgcgttgtac atgtgaatgg
    24721 tcaggccgtg aagtcgtgca atatgctggc ggtcgaagcc gacggtgctg atgttggcac
    24781 catcgaaggt caggcaaatg cggacggttc gctgaacgtg atccagcaag cctttcagga
    24841 tcatcacggc cttcaatgcg ggttctgtac accgggtatg gtgatgagcg ccgcagcgct
    24901 gctgaaagac aacccacgcc cgtctgaggc cgaaatacgg aaatatctgg aaggcaacct
    24961 gtgccgctgc acaggctacc acaatatcgt caaggcgatc atggccgcct caggtcagga
    25021 cgtcggcagt atcgccgcgg aatgatgccg ctgcgggcgt aaacgttgcg cccgtgggac
    25081 aagtgaaggg tgcagcagca tccgtttatg ggaggagaac aagcaatgcc caaagacagt
    25141 ggcatcggag ccagttccaa gcgacgcgag gacgtccgct ttctgaccgg agcaggcaac
    25201 tataccgacg acatcaacgt acgtggtcag gcttacgtat atttcctgcg gtccgacatc
    25261 gcgcatggtc ggatcaattc tgtagataca tcatctgccg aaggtatgcc cggtgtggtc
    25321 agagtattca ccggcaaaga ctttgaaggc gtgggcggaa tgccctgtgg ctgggaagtg
    25381 accgacaagc acggcgcgcc gatgcaggaa ccaccacacc caattctggc acagggcaag
    25441 gtgcgccatg tgggcgatcc cattgccgcc gtggtggctg acagcctgga acaggcccgt
    25501 gacgcggccg aggctattga tctggatatc gaggaactgc ccgccgtgat cgacatgaaa
    25561 tccgcggcgc aggaaggcgc gacgctggtt catgacgatc tgaaaaacaa catctgctat
    25621 gactggcagc tgggtgaggt cgacgacgcc aaggtgaacg acgtctttgc caatgccgcg
    25681 catgtcacca ctttggatct ggtgaacaat cggctggtcg ccaacccgat ggagccgcgc
    25741 gtggctgtgg ccgagtacag ccggggcacg gatgaatata cgctctatac cacttcgcag
    25801 aacccgcatg tcatccgctt gttgatgtgc gcgttcgttc tgggtctgcc ggaacataaa
    25861 gtccgcgtcg tagccccgga tgtgggcggt ggttttggca ccaagatttt ccattacgca
    25921 gaagaagcgt tctgcacctt tgccgccaag gcctgcaacc ggcccgtcaa gtggacagcc
    25981 agccggtccg aggcgttcat gtcggatgcg cagggtcgtg accatgtcag cacgattgag
    26041 ctggctctgg atgctgataa caacttcatc ggcctgcgga ccaacaccta tgccaatctg
    26101 ggcgcttatc tgtcgacttt ctccagctcg gttccgacat ggctgcacgg gacgctgatg
    26161 gctggcaact ataagacccc ggtcattcag gtgaatgtga aggcgatgtt cacaaataca
    26221 gtgcccgtgg atgcctatcg cggtgctggt cgacccgaag caaccttcca gctggagcgc
    26281 gttatagaca aggccgcgcg cgagttgggt gtcgatccaa tcgccctgcg tcgccagaac
    26341 tttgtcacgc agttccccta tgacacgccg gtggcgctga cttacgacac cggggattat
    26401 aacgggacaa tggacaagct tgaggcggct gccgatctgg caggctttgc cgcacgtcgt
    26461 gcaaaaagcg aggccaacgg caagctgcgg ggcttgggtg tcaactgcta tatcgaggcc
    26521 tgcggcatcg cgccctcgaa tatcgttggc atgttgggag cccgggcggg tctttatgat
    26581 gcggcaactg ttcgggtgaa cgccaccggt tcgatcagtg tgatggttgg cgcacacagc
    26641 cacgggcaag gccatgaaac agccttcccg caggtcgtgg ccgacatgat cggtatcgat
    26701 gagtcgatgg tcgagattgt gcacggggat acctcgaaga tcccgtttgg catgggcacc
    26761 tatggctcac gctcgctggc ggtttgcggc tcggctatgg tcaaggccac cgaaaaggtg
    26821 atcgacaagg ccaaaaagat cgcagcccat ttgctggaag cgtccgaggc ggatatcgaa
    26881 ctaaaggacg gtcagttcag cgttgcgggg accgacaagt ctgtagcttg gggagatgtg
    26941 accctcacgg cttatgtccc gcacaactat ccgctggaag ttgaaccagg actggaggaa
    27001 accgcgtttt atgacccggc caactttact ttcccggcag gggcttatgc ctgtgaggtc
    27061 gaggttgatc cagacacagg tcaggtcagt atcgagaagt tcacggctgc ggatgacttt
    27121 ggcaatatcg tcaatccaat gatcgttgac ggacaagtgc atggcggtat cggccagggc
    27181 atcggtcagg ccttgctgga gaactgtgcc tatgatgaga acggccaatt gctgagcgcg
    27241 tccttcatgg actacgcgat gccacgcgcc gatgacgtcc cgttctacgg cgtggatcat
    27301 tccagccaga cgccctgtac gcacaatccg ctgggcgtga agggttgcgg cgaggccgga
    27361 gcgatcggct caccgcctgc ggtggtcaat gcggtgctgg atgcgttgaa ctcgggtgga
    27421 agggccgttg atcatatcga catgccgatg agcccgtcac gcgtttggac ggcgatgcat
    27481 ggttgagagg ttggggtgcg aggggccagc ccctcgcgct ccccgggata tttatagcca
    27541 gatgaagggc ggatcagcgc ctttcggaaa ggaagaacga aatgtacaat ttcgagtttg
    27601 agaagccctc gaccattgct gacgccgttg cagcattggc agcagaggat gcgcaggcgt
    27661 tgggaggcgg gcaaaccctg atcccgacat tgaaacagcg attggcggct ccgtccaaac
    27721 tggtgtcggt gagcggcatt gccgagatgc aaggcgtctg cgttgatgat gacggctcgg
    27781 tctctgttgg gggtgcaaca cctcacgctg tcgttgctcg cgacgctgca ggatcttatc
    27841 ccgcgctggc ggcattggct ggacaaattg gcgacccggc agtgcgcaat cgtggaacca
    27901 tcggtggttc ggttgcgaac aatgaccccg ctgcctgtta tccggcgggt gtgctgggat
    27961 cgggcgcaac cgtggtgacc aacgcgcgtc aaattgcggc agatgacttt tttcaaggca
    28021 tgttcaccac agccctggat gaaggagaga tcatcacctc gatccgcttt ccggttccgc
    28081 aggcggcaag ctatcaaaaa ttcctgcaac cagcatcacg gtttgcactt gttggggtat
    28141 atttggcccg tttcacggac ggcgtgcgcg tggcggtgac cggggcaagt gaggatggcg
    28201 tcttccgttg gagcgaagcc gagcaggcgc tgaacaagga gtttcgcccg gacgccttga
    28261 tggaccttcg gattaacccc gccaacatga tcgctgattt acatggcagc aaggaatacc
    28321 gggcgcatct tgtgtcggtc atgaccaaac gcgccgtgga agcctgcatg taggcatttc
    28381 acgacaagat gctcaaaagc cccggttttt accggggctt tttcgttgag atatggtttt
    28441 gatgtctcac caaggtcggg ctggccagca cttctccgtt gtttgagggt cgtggccagt
    28501 gtctgcgcaa aaggaaatca ggccgcccaa ttccgggcgg cctgatcaag tcataagcta
    28561 agctttcgct ttattcggcg gcttgtgcac ctgtagcggc gtgtttgtca cgctggctgt
    28621 cgcggaacaa agctttggcc agagcaatac acatcagacc catcacagca gtaaagggca
    28681 atgcaccgat gatcatcgcg tttcgcagcg catccatcgg gttgttttca ccggctgcga
    28741 ggatcagcgc gccgatcaca gccgtcagga tgacacccca gatgatgcgg tgcttgatgc
    28801 ccgtctcctg gctgccaccc gacatgatgg tgttcatcac cagaatgccc gagtctgccg
    28861 acgtgacgag gaatgtcatg atcaggatca cgcacatcac gttcagcatt gacagcagac
    28921 caccgtcaat catgtaagat agtgtcacga acagcttgtt ggtgttcgat gcaccgatga
    28981 ttgcaccttc tgcggcgcct gccagttcca gatcaatcgc agttcctccc agaacagtca
    29041 tccatgcaaa gcacaccaaa gccggggcga acacacagcc tacgatgaac tcgcggacag
    29101 agcgtccttt cgatatgcgc gcgaggaaca ggcccacgaa gggcgagaac gcgatccacc
    29161 aggcccagta gaacgtggtc caacccgact gccagccgaa ctgacgcccc tgctcacccg
    29221 ccgcataaac ggctgccagg gttgcttcat ccaactctgc tgctgcccct tccaggccac
    29281 tcttgaaacc gtcaaagctg ccccacgcat tggtagctcc gcccatcaga tcattggcat
    29341 gggcttgtgc ttcggcaggc aaagccgcag cgaaggcttc aactgacagt ggaccatagg
    29401 cgttaaagct gagcgacagg atatgcagga tatagtcgac cattgcagtg ccataagtgg
    29461 tcatagcaaa gacgaacgag ccgaaaacaa caaacgtgcc caacaggatg atcgacaata
    29521 cgaggttcag gttcgacagg tatttaacac cacgaccaac gcctgatacg gccgaaataa
    29581 tcgacaggca catgatgacg accagaccgg tgatcagacc cactttgctg ggggttggaa
    29641 cttcaccacc cagatccatg acccactcca taccggtgat ggcataaagc ccgtcgatga
    29701 actggctgac accatagccg atggtgacgg aaacaccgag gatcgttgca acaacgccaa
    29761 gtacgtcaac cacatggccg aagaaaccat tgacgaagcg gccaaacaga ggcgtcagcg
    29821 ccgaacggat ggtgagaggc atgtcgcggg tataagcgta atatgccagc gacaaaccgg
    29881 tcaccacata gatggcccaa gcgtgaaacc cgtagtgcaa gaaggtatag cggtaagccg
    29941 actgcagtgc ttcgggtgta tttccaacga ccgcctcgga tacgatttcg gggttcgaac
    30001 cccacagccc caacggttct gcggttgcaa aaaccatcag accaacaccc aggccggcgc
    30061 cgaacatcat ggagaaccat gagaagttcg aaaactcggg cttttcaccg ggtgttccca
    30121 tcacacggcg acccgtggac ggaatagcgg cgacaacggc cagaaaaacg aggaacaacc
    30181 cgacaatgac aatgtagaag ctgttgaaaa gctcaagcag ccgcccgttc aggctgccaa
    30241 gcgtgccgtt tgcatttgca gggaatacta gtgcccacaa aaccagcgca accatgatgg
    30301 ccttgctgat cagggcaatt gggacgctgt agttttcata aaaaccggca tccgccgtct
    30361 ttatctcaac gtccgtgaat ggatcgggta tcgacatatt gcgttttcct ccgtgtgttc
    30421 gccgtttctt gttcttttga tttctgcttg gggtgcaccg cgcgggacgg cgtaaacaaa
    30481 catgcccaat gcaccaaacg atcagcgagt tgactgcaac tcagctgaga cttacgggga
    30541 agaccacaca ccatgtggga tcgcccaccg ctcttttcct cccagattgt gttcgcttgc
    30601 aaaagctgtt ggttcgttgt ggcaagtctg tctgccgttg aacctggtag cagcttcgca
    30661 agaagtggtt gcgcccttca attcgggaaa acctatgaca gaggttaggg cagctcaccc
    30721 aagaatccga cccttatgct actcgaaacg acgcactcgg ttactcgaaa cacgtgttag
    30781 cgagaacaag taaagggcgt gattgtggtt ccttctacag tttcaatacc aatttatccg
    30841 acttggcccg cgaaacgcat gtgcacagga actcatgcgt ttcctgctct tgcggagtaa
    30901 gtataccgtc gcgatgatca acttcgccgg aaacgacatc aacgatacag gttccgcaaa
    30961 gcccttcgga gcagccgaaa tcaacctgca caccattggc ctgcaaaacc tccagaatag
    31021 attggtcctt tccaacggga tagaccgcgc cggtcgactg gatctcgatc tggaaatcgg
    31081 cgttcggggc atgttcaatg tccgacgcgg cggcgaaccg ttcaaagtgt atcgcgccgc
    31141 cacgcagcaa ggcacccgct tccagtaccg cattcagcat cggttccggg ccgcaggtat
    31201 aaacgtctgc gcccatcggc atcgattgca tgaccgatct cagatcgaat agcccgtctg
    31261 tgttatcaca atgcaaatga taccattcat ccagtccaag cgcccggaat tgcgcatcca
    31321 tcgccgcgta ttctttcgat cgaacaagat agtagacacg aaaatcctgc cctcggttca
    31381 gcaactcacg tgccattgca accaatggtg tggccccgat accgccagcg atcaaagtga
    31441 cgtgtcgatc atggctttcg agtttgaaat ggttgcgggg accgccgatt tccacggtca
    31501 cgccctcttg caggtcatgc atcgccagtg acccgcctcg cccttcgtct tcgcgtttga
    31561 cggccacgtt gatcaggcgt ccatcctggc tccagctcca cagcgagtat tgccgtatca
    31621 gaccgtcttc aagatggatg tccacatgcg ccccgggctc aaggctggtg aagcgcccgc
    31681 tttcgatctc gaagcagaaa tcagaggtgt cggggctgag tggtgttttt cgcacaaggc
    31741 gggcaacttg agtatccatc acttgtcctg ttcggtctca cgtggcgtac attctgcgtc
    31801 gttcagcaaa caacaggaaa aaagatagat ttcaattgca aaatttctaa cattcgggtg
    31861 aattgagctc acccagagtt caaaagccaa caaacctcca tgtctcgacg ccactacaac
    31921 cttcctccac ttaccacact atcggccttt gaagccgccg ctcggcatct cagtttcaaa
    31981 gaagccgcaa gcgagctttc cgtgacgcct ggtgccgtca gtcatcagat taaggcgctg
    32041 gaaagcgagc tgggcgcagc cctttttgtc cgaaaacacc gcggcgtgga actgaccgag
    32101 gatgggcaag acctgtttga ggcactcggc acttcgttcc ggcagatttc aaaggtactt
    32161 gaaaagattc gcagcaatga ttccgagaac cacgtaaccg ttggatcaac cactgcagtc
    32221 gccgcacttt ggctgtcgcc gtctgtcatc cggttctggc aggattatcc gcacgtgaaa
    32281 gtgaaccaga tggcgcagga caaggcgttc acggaccggc cggatatcga cctgttcatc
    32341 cgctatggcc gggacgcgaa cgcgcaactc acgcacacga aactgtatcg cgatatcctg
    32401 acacccgttt gcagccccca gatggccgcg gaccttaaag gggccagcct tgaagacctc
    32461 gtgcagcggc ggctgatcca tctcgaaact caggacagca cctggacgac ctggtcatcc
    32521 tggttccacg acctcgggtt ttctggagtt gttcccgtgg aatcgcgggt gaacagctat
    32581 gcgcttgccc ttcaggtcgc gcgtaaaggc gcgggtcttg cgttggggtg gaaacgtctg
    32641 gtccagccca tgctcgcatc ggggaaactc gtagcattag aggagttcag cctgcccgcc
    32701 ccggacaatt tctatcttgt cggtcgcccg gacgatcagc tttcggaagg ggcgctggct
    32761 ctcaagaatt ggttgctcaa cgaactgtct gaaggttcgg tttagcctgc ctcaatttgc
    32821 cattaggttt tttagtattg aacgtgggcg gcctcagccg ccaatggatg cagcgataaa
    32881 ctcattcaaa atcactcagg agtggccgat gaacaagcac gcaccgcttt cgtctgttct
    32941 gacaccggta aacaccgcaa agggtctgcc gaacgagcat tatattgatc ccgcagtttt
    33001 tgccgaagaa cgggatgcgg tcttgtttgc gaactggtcc ggcatcggct ttggcaaaga
    33061 cattcccgag gcgggagatg catatccgat cgatttcctc ggtgtgccgc tgttgatggt
    33121 tcgtgatcgc gacggtcaga tcggcgtgtt ccagaacacc tgtcgtcatc gcggcatgat
    33181 tttggtcgac aagccgcaaa aaatccgcgg cgcgatccgc tgcccctatc acagctggtg
    33241 ctacggcctg aatggtgaac tgcggaccgc ccctcatgtc ggtggccctg ggcaaaacac
    33301 ccatgaagat ctggatttct ccgagttggg ccttatccgc atccgctcgt atgtctggcg
    33361 ggatgttgtc tttgtcaatg tcagcggcga cgcgccggaa ttcgaagatg tccatggcga
    33421 gttgatggaa cgctggaaag aattcgatca accgatgtat cacggtggcg ctggcgcatc
    33481 ggtttatctt gagttgaact cgaactggaa actggctgtt gagaactact gcgaaagcta
    33541 tcacctgccc tgggttcatc ccggcctgaa cagctattcg cgtctggaag accactacaa
    33601 catcaacgaa ctgggcaaat attcgggtca gggcacctat gtctaccgcc agttcgaggg
    33661 tcacgatggc gaaaagctgg atgatttcga gaatctgagt gagcagtgga atgacggcgc
    33721 ggaatatatc gtcgtttacc cgaataccct gctgggtgtt cagcgtgacc acggctttgc
    33781 cttcctcatc gatccgatca cgcatgagcg ttcgaacgaa cggattgagc tctactacgc
    33841 caaaaaaccc gaagacgcac ccgaacacga agcgctgcgt gccaagaatg cgcaactgtg
    33901 gaaaacagtg ttcgaggaag acgtctttgt ggttgaaggc atgcagaaag gccgtcacgg
    33961 cgtgaaattc gatggcggcc gtttctcgcc cgcgatggac ggcccgaccc attgttttca
    34021 tcattgggtg gccacgcaaa tcgaaaaagc ccgcgctgaa gtgtaagcaa tcctgaaaat
    34081 gttgatctgg tcaggccctt ctgaccagat cgcggatcgg ttgtaacaac agcagacggg
    34141 acggcgttgc gtcttttgtc tcctagtgga cagccggtga attcgctgaa agggtcacag
    34201 tggatctgga cgaactcgac aaacacctct tgcgggccca tgcggaaaaa gatgtacccg
    34261 cattgatccg gctgtatcac caagcggcga ttctcgccga agagcgccag catcatgaag
    34321 ccgcgtgctt ctatctgacc cacgcatttg tgtttgcgct ggaatacggc gcgccggagg
    34381 cagatgagtt gaacctgaag ttgtttgaac gtggctgcgc acaccgattg acgttctgac
    34441 gagctcattt gcttaagcgt accgcgacgc taggcaattt tcaaagtttg agtttagctg
    34501 acttcattcg atctcgaatt ttgtcgacat tgtcgatggg ccagtcttca tgaaagaaca
    34561 ggcgcgaacg aaaacgcgcg agatagccaa aatgcgaaac gaagctcagg ccgtggtcat
    34621 cggcggggga gtgatcgggt gctcgatcct gtatcatttg accaaactgg gatggtcgga
    34681 tgttgttctg ttagagcggg acgagctgac ctcggggtca acctggcacg cagccgccaa
    34741 cattcacgga ttgcacgaca gtaccaatat cagccgcatc caacattaca cgatgagcct
    34801 gtataaagcg ctggaagctg aaaccggtca aagctgcgga gtattccagc ccggctcgtt
    34861 atacttggcc cagacagaag aacgcgaaca tcagctgaag ctacaggccg caaaggccaa
    34921 gctgtatggc atgaatttct atgagatcag catcgaggaa gcccagaagc tgaacccgct
    34981 ggtcaattac gagggcatcc gttgcgtgat gttcgaaccc gatggcggca atgtggaccc
    35041 gtcgggcgtg accaatgcct atgcggtcgg cgcacgtcaa cgtggggcgc agattcaccg
    35101 tttcactccg gtcaccgcaa ccgagcagca ggaggatggt agttggatcg tcagaacgcc
    35161 aaaaggtgac atcaggacac gctgggtggt gaacgcagcg ggcctgtggg ggcgcgaggt
    35221 tgctgcactg gctggaatcg aactgccgct gcaacctaca gagcaccagt atttcgtaac
    35281 cgaatccatg gcggatgtga aaagccacgg cacccgcctg ccgtctgtgt cggaccggga
    35341 tggagagtat tacctgcgtc aggaaggcaa cggcttgctg gtcggcgcct atgagaaaga
    35401 catgaggttc tgggccgaag aaggcacgcc gctggatttt gcccacgacc tgttccctga
    35461 tgatctggaa cggatcgaag agaacgtgat gaacgccatc gaacgcctgc ccgcggttgg
    35521 tgaagccggg atcaagcgtg tcatcaacgg cccaatgatc tggtctccgg attcgaacgt
    35581 tctgatgggg ccggtgcccg aggtcgacgg ctatttctgc tgcaatggta tcatccccgg
    35641 cttctcgcaa tcgggtggca tgggcctgat ggcagcgcaa tggatcatcg agggtgaaac
    35701 ggaatacgac atgttcgcct gggatctggc gcgttttgac agctgggcca ccaaggcatt
    35761 caccaaagcg cgcgtggcag atcagtacag tcatcggttc gcgatccatt tccccaatga
    35821 agaacgcagc gccggtcgtc cggcacgggt tcgcccgatc tatgaggcgc agaaagccat
    35881 gggcgcggtt tttggcctga acgccggttg ggaacatccg ctgtggtttg ccgcaacgcc
    35941 cggcaccaaa gacaccaatg gctttacccg tcagaactgg tggggaccgg tgggcgagga
    36001 atgcaggatg ttgcgcgacc gtgccgggat catcgatatc tcgaatttcg ccaaatatgt
    36061 ctgcaagggt ccgggtgcag cagactggct gaatgccgtc tttgcaaaca ccatgcccaa
    36121 aaccgttggt cggtcctgtc tgaccccact gatttcaaag cgcggcggta ttgcaggcga
    36181 ctttaccgtc acccgcgtgg ctgatgacga gttctgggtg atcggctcgg gcatggcaga
    36241 acggtatcac aaacgctttt tcaaacaggt tccgctgcct gaaggcaccg ctttcgaaag
    36301 caaaaccgaa gcgatgtgcg gctttaacgt ggccgggccc aaatcccgtg acatcctgca
    36361 acgtctgacc aacacatcgc tggcaaccga agatttcccg ttcatgcggt ccgccaagat
    36421 cgagctggcg ggagtccagg tccttgccct gcgcgtctcc tttactggcg atctggggtg
    36481 ggagctgcat tgcgccaccc aagatcaagc acgactgtac aatgccttga ttgaggcagg
    36541 caaagagttc ggggctggcc ctgttggcag tcgggcactg atgtctatgc gggtcgaaaa
    36601 gggctatggg tcttggagcc gcgaatacag cccggaatac tggccgcatg aagtggatct
    36661 tgatcgcctc tgcaaattcg aaaaggactt cctcaacaag gcagctgcgc agaaagtatt
    36721 gcagaaccca gctcgggaag acctggtgat cctgcacctt aacgaaacgg atgtgacagc
    36781 gtccaacgcg gatgcaacag gtggcgagcc gatcttcaag aacggtgaag ggatcggtcg
    36841 ggtgacctca ggcacctatg gctacaccgt cggaatgtcg ttggccttgg gatatgtaaa
    36901 aaatgcccag ccaggtgatg aggtcgaggt tatggttctg gggcgcccac acagggccac
    36961 aatcctgcat gaaccgccct ttgatgccgc aggaaaagcg cttagggctt aaaaccgcaa
    37021 tagctcaagg cgttgccctt cgggatattc cgtcacttct gccgggatga tcgccaatcc
    37081 atccgcttgc gcaagcaaag caacacgacc actgtaggac ggctccatca gacgcaatcg
    37141 gggccgtccg tccagtgtgt gaccgtcaat ctgaaccggg cgatattcct gtcggcctgc
    37201 ggtgcggtac aaaggttccg acagaactgc ttgtacggct gcgtgcggtg tgtggtgcag
    37261 accggcgcgg cgcgccatca tctgcgatcc gaaaatttgc caggtcacaa aagcagaaac
    37321 cgtgttacca ggcagaccga tgtaaagcgc acggccacgc cgaccgaaca tgatgggctt
    37381 gcccggtttc attgcgactt tcatcacatc cgtcacgcca ccgatctcgg tgaacagacg
    37441 cggcatatga tcttcatcgc cgacagaaac accaccggtt gtgataatca ggtcagaggt
    37501 ttcagtcgcg tccagcaaga cctgtttcaa aagctcggga tcatcttcaa cctgcccccg
    37561 gtccgtgagt tcaatccaag gcttctgcaa cagcgcaagc agcatgtaac ggttcgaatt
    37621 atagatctgc cccggcccaa ggggctcacc cggttggcgc aattcactgc cggttgaaaa
    37681 gatcaaaacc ttcagcttgc ggaggaccac gacctcgcca tacccggcgg aagcaagggc
    37741 tgccacctca cgcgggccaa tctcgcagcc gcgccgcagg atcggcgctc cggcacgaag
    37801 gtcttcaccg gcacgccgga tatgttgccc gggctttgga cggcggctga agcgaatttg
    37861 tccctccaca aaatcacaat cttcctgcat gacgatggcg tcgtaatcag agggaacggg
    37921 cgctccggta aaaatcctca gcgcgctacc cacaggtgca gcatgagatc cgctgtcccc
    37981 cgccgcgatg cgacccgcca ccggcatctg gaacaggtcg gtatcgccaa gatcggctgt
    38041 tcgaaccgca tagccatcca ttgccgaatt gtcgaaagcg ggcatatcga ccttgctgaa
    38101 acagtcgcag gccaatactc gcccaattgc agcggccaaa ggcagcgttt ccgtttctgt
    38161 gatcggatca gcagcggaca ggccccggcg cagggcctca tccacgctca gatacatatg
    38221 cgcgtgtcga tcacagccgc atccatcagc catatccagc ctccaactct gcgaacatgc
    38281 cttccatcca ttctaaggtg ggctaggctc gctcaaccga cacgacatcc gcggtactgt
    38341 cattgacata ggtcacgtga aaccgcgtcg cgcgcttcga aacgacgagt tggctcgcca
    38401 agcgcgactt ccgctacagt ggcttcccgg atggctctca ggccgggaac agctcttcct
    38461 gatatgcgaa cagcgcgggt tgcccacccg tatgcaacag cacaactttc tggccctgtt
    38521 gaattgtgcc gttttcaagt aattccaaca aacctgcaaa ggttttggcc gagtagaccg
    38581 gatcaagaaa aacaccctcg gcacgcgcca tctgttcaag cgccctccgt gtggacggac
    38641 ctatccgccc gtatccaggg ggcaatgtgc cgtcccatgt gaggatgtca ttcatgacca
    38701 gagccgggtc aaacttcatc atacccgcca accgttccaa taccttttgc aaccgcgcat
    38761 gttgctggtg gcggtcgcgg cgaacgcaga tgccataaac aggtgccgtg ttgccagcca
    38821 gccgcagccc ggccaaaaac ccgccgtggg tcgaaccgct gccggatggc accaccgcca
    38881 cgtcgaaatc ggcgatctga tccagtagtt cggcagcccc ggccacataa cctaacgccc
    38941 ccaagggcgg atgatcgatg cccaagtgaa ttacatatgg ttttcggccc tcagcgatca
    39001 gctgatctgc ccgcgcgtga agggcattgt cggccccggc ctcgtcttct ccggtatcgt
    39061 agtgcatgtg ctcggcaccc agaagccggg ccagaagtac atttcccgag gaataataat
    39121 gttctcccat atccggcaca cgctcttcca attgaagcac ggcctccatc ccaagcttcg
    39181 atgcagccat ggcagccgtg cgcacgaaat tggattgcac agcgccggtg atcagaatgg
    39241 tatctgcccc ctgtttttgt gcctcgccca tatagaattc aagctgtcgg gtcttgttgc
    39301 cgccaaagct caaccctgtc agatcatccc gcttgatcca cagatccaga ccaagctggt
    39361 cggacagacg gtcgagccgt tcgatcggtg tagcagctgt catcagtctc gcgcggggaa
    39421 aaccggccag tagctgttca atcgtcatgc ctgtgttcca tcaactcacc cattcagcat
    39481 cacgcccgat agggcatatc cagcaagaat aggaaagata gtgattgccg gaaagatcgc
    39541 agaccgggaa tggccagttt actatacaga gcaaccgtca cgcggctcta tttctcgctc
    39601 gggtcgcttt ccgcgtaatt ccgcaataca tccatatctg caatttccgc gtggtttcgg
    39661 ttgatcttaa ccccaactgg tttcaacctc gaaaacgcgc ggctcaggct ttcgggtttc
    39721 atccccagac gcccggcgat cagcatcttg tcatacggca gttcaacttc gcactggccg
    39781 gcatcgcaat cacacaggtt cagcaggaat tccgcgacac gctgcgcacc ggtctgggct
    39841 ttgagctgtt cgagctgcgc caccagggaa tgcagatgcg tgaatgtggc cgccaggatc
    39901 gatacgcaga tttccgggtc ttgcttcatc agcgacagca gcaccggact tgggatgtgc
    39961 atgatctcgc agggagatac cgcctcggcc gaaacgggat agcgcacatt gcgcagcgca
    40021 acggcttcgc caaagctttc accacgcgtg aaaacgctca ccacggcttc ggcaccggtc
    40081 ggggaaatgc gaaacagctt gacccaacca gccagtacaa catgtacggc cttggcctct
    40141 tcctcttgca gaaagatcgt ctcgccccgg tcgtattgcc gccagacggc ctgacgcagc
    40201 agagtatcga catgttgctc tggcaggctt cgcaagagca gtgactgccg cgcaattatc
    40261 ttttgtgcct cgtgtgacaa gaaggcagcc ccttattcgt ccgctccggg aacacccccg
    40321 gatgatcaac cctgagatat gctatgccaa agccagcgcg ggggtgccac ccttttctca
    40381 gtctccaact tgactattgt catgtaaggg cgggcgccac tggcataggt tcaacgaaat
    40441 ttcagttatc cggggagcac gccagatgga cttcgagcaa tttttcagcc agagcctcga
    40501 cactttgaaa gacgaaggca actaccggat tttcatcgac ctgcaacgcc gtcgtggcgc
    40561 gtttccgaac gcgcgtcaaa ccgacgggcc ggttcagcgg gatgtgcgga tctggtgctc
    40621 aaatgactat ctgggcatgg gtcagcaccc ttcggtgatc tctgccatgc acgacgcact
    40681 ggatcgctgc ggagcaggcg ctggcggtac gcgcaatatc tcgggcacca cgcatgatca
    40741 cgttctgctt gaggctgagt tagctgatct gcatgagaaa gaagccgcgt tgctgttcac
    40801 ctcgggatat gtgtcgaact gggctgcttt ggggacattg gccgcgcgaa ttcccgggct
    40861 gatcgtgttt tctgacgcgc tcaaccacgc ctcgatgatc gaaggtatcc ggcattcgcg
    40921 tgcccagaag gtgatttgga aacataacga tctggcggat ttggacgcca aattggccgc
    40981 agcggatccc gacgcaccca aaatgatcgc atttgaatcg gtttactcca tggatggcga
    41041 tatcgctccc atcaaggaaa tctgcgatct ggctgacaaa tacggcgcga tgacctatct
    41101 ggacgaggtt catgccgtcg gcctttacgg cccgcgcggt ggcgggattg ctgaacgcga
    41161 tggattgatg gatcgcctga cggtcatcga aggtacattg ggcaaagcgt tcggcgtggt
    41221 tggtgggtat atcgcggcct cagccgcgct gtgtgatttt gtccgcagct ttgccagtgg
    41281 cttcatcttc acgactgccc tacccccatc gattgcagcc ggcgctgccg catcgatccg
    41341 gcatttgaag cattcaagtg cagagcgtga cttgcaaaag actcgcgtgg cgcaggtacg
    41401 cgcccgattg gatgccgagg gcattccgca tttgcccaac cccagccata tcatcccggt
    41461 aatggttggc gaccctgtga agtgtaaatt catttcggac accctgcttg aggagtttgg
    41521 catctacatt cagccgatca actatcccac agttccaaaa ggaaccgagc gcctgcggat
    41581 cacgccgtca cccgttcata cggatgagga catcgatcat ctggtgggcg ccctgtcggc
    41641 gctgtggcag cgctgtcaga tcgcgcggat gccaatggcc gcacaataac ctaagcgtcc
    41701 ctttgcttgg taacctgccg tcccttttag gggcggcttt tttcagatca ggtaaagtgc
    41761 gaagatcata gcagagaacc ccgtcagaac caaggtgaag cctcgcagcc agcccgggct
    41821 ttcagccagg tccagatatc gggccagaat cacacgggtt ttgatcaggg caaggagcag
    41881 gataccgcct gcaatgagtg cgtcaggcgt tttcatcagg gtcaaaagcg ttgaagccag
    41941 actgagcgcc aaaagcgcca gccacgcgcc ggtgagtgag ttcggacgcc tccggcggga
    42001 gtatttagca aaagatgaag ttgccggcat attgtttatc ccagaagata aatcacggga
    42061 aacagcagga tccagaccag atcgaccatg tgccagaact gtgcgcccgc ctcgatgtta
    42121 cgaggatcat cgcgccacgc gaccagcaac agaataccca ccccggccag aacatgcgcc
    42181 gcgtgaaatc ctgtcagcag gtagtagaac atgaagaacg ggtgggtttc ataggtaatg
    42241 ccctgccccg cctttccagc atattccacg cttttgataa ccaggaatgc gatcccaagt
    42301 acggccgcgc ctgtcagggc aagcctggcc ttgaaccgga atgctgcgcg gcgccagttc
    42361 agggcctgcg cggccaggta gccagatgtg accagtattg cagtgttaaa ggctgcacct
    42421 gttcgataaa gatgcgattg cgcctcggca aagcctgcag ggtcggtcag gcgaacgccc
    42481 atgaacgcga tcagcccggc accaaaaacc agcagctcac tgataatcag aacccacatc
    42541 agcaattcgc ccggaagctc gtcgatgaag gaggtttcgc tcatgcaccg accaattggc
    42601 gatatatttg cggcaacgcc atggtcaggc ggtgcgggtc tgggataaca gcgaaaccgc
    42661 cctgtccgaa catgcggggg aaccagcttt tgccggtttt gtcgatggtg acaccaaaaa
    42721 ccgattgccc ggcgcggcgt gcctcacgca cggccatgca ggtgtcttca ataccgtgac
    42781 gcccttcgta atggtcaagg tcattgggtt tgccatcggt gatcaccagc aacaggcggc
    42841 gtttgcgggt ctgacttgcc agatcctttg aacagtggcg gatcgcggcc ccaagccgcg
    42901 tgtagtgacc gggtcgcagt gacgcgatac gttgttcaac tttggcgccc atcggctcat
    42961 caaaccgttt gcatcgctgg atatagacgc gctgacgttt cagcgaactg aaggcatgaa
    43021 tggcgaaatc gtcaccgcag gcgttcaggc cccaggccaa agcagccagg gcttcacgtt
    43081 caatgtcgat cacggcgcga ccggttacgg cactttcagt ggaccggctg acatccagca
    43141 ggatcgagac tgccagatcg cgcgcctcgg ggcgggattg ttgccaaatg cggtcgttgc
    43201 tttcgccact ggccatgcgg tcagtttcgg cgcgcacggc ggcttcgata tccaactggt
    43261 caccgtccag atggccgcgt gtcatcacgc gtccagggcg cagcgcctcg aactggcgtt
    43321 tgaccgcgcg gatacggcgg gcggtggcag ggtccttgcc aaacgcggca gcatcgtcgc
    43381 ggatatccgc atccgacagc aggacgttga cgtgatctgc tagatatcgg cccgaacgca
    43441 cgtcccattc gggataaagg atgcgaccgg acagacgctc ccggttcaca tcctcgggtg
    43501 ccagatcaag gtgcagtttc agccgcgttg gcggggcttt tgatatctga cccaggccaa
    43561 tctcttcctg gtcatcggcc gctttcttgg cattgtcggg atcatcatcg tcgatgcggc
    43621 ggttgatgtt caggaactcg gcccagctga ggatggcttc gaacttatgc agaatgaaac
    43681 tgtcgctgcg ctcggcctga tccgatttgc gacgacgggc gcggtgggtt ttctcaccgg
    43741 attcctcggg tggaccttca gtttcggggt tttccacctc gttatgttcg gaaaagccaa
    43801 ctgcgcgcag ttcgggccac aggggaaccg ggcgcatagg ctgatagccg cgaggggcga
    43861 tcaggtcctc gtccagtgtc agaagctgct cggctttcgc cgacagcggt tgagggtcac
    43921 ccaacttatg gcggatcagc tcttcaactg cgtcttcaat cggtggcagg ttggggatat
    43981 cgcgctgatg cagcacgccc ttgcaaagtt cggtgtaaag cgggcgcagg ccgggggcgt
    44041 cgtccagcgt cgtatcaacc attctctgcg cggcgatcag cgcgcgcagg tcggcgcgca
    44101 gcggatcgtc ttcatcaatt cgcgttccgg catgggcagc cgcagcggcc agccagacat
    44161 acagcgcgcc gttggcttcg cgcgcaggaa aaaccgccaa ccggtccggc aagcgcaaga
    44221 cttcgccatc aaacgaagcg cgcggcatca gctccacttc ggtcgccaga cgccgacgcc
    44281 aacttaggcg gtgatgtgaa acctcgggcg agaccgggcg caattctacg cccggaccac
    44341 cgcccagccc tcgaaagagg acggccagcc gccccgcgac ctcagagagg tcgaccgcgg
    44401 ctccatcgtg cacctggggt gcatcgaggc ggctggcaag ggtgtgccac agtttcccga
    44461 tcgtttcttc gggttcccat ggctcaaaat cgatcttgac catcggccgg cctcacccaa
    44521 agacagccgt aacaagatcg aggagcccgc gtttgatatc ctcgtcatct gtcagaggtt
    44581 caatcatggc ggcaaggatg gcacggtcgg tggacatgcc ttgtgcgatc agcgtcgcgg
    44641 cataaacaac cagtcgggtg gaaacgcctt cctcaagatc ctgacccttg agcccgcgca
    44701 gcttacccgc cagccgcacc agcggcttgc aacgttccag cggcagaccg ctttcctgtg
    44761 caaccacttc ggcttccatc tgcgcggacg ggaaatcgaa ctccaaagag atgaagcgtt
    44821 gccgagtcga aggtttcagg gtttttagga tattctggta accggggttg tacgacgcca
    44881 ccagcatgaa gccgggtgcg gcctcaagtt cttcgccggt gcggtcgatt ggcaggatgc
    44941 gccggtcatc ggtcagcggg tgcagaacaa cagtaacgtc cttgcgggcc tcgaccacct
    45001 catcgagata gcagattgcg ccttcgcgca ccgcgcgggt cagggggcca tcaacccaga
    45061 cggtttcccc gcctttcagc agataacggc caatcaggtc ggcggcggcc agatcgtcat
    45121 ggcaggctac ggtataaagc gggcggccaa gttttgcggc catgtgggcg acaaagcggg
    45181 ttttgccgca gcccgtcgga cctttcagaa gaactggcaa atcgttgtta tacgctgcgg
    45241 caaatacatc gcattcatcg ccttggggca ggtagaaggg ggcgtttgcc gccccctcat
    45301 tcagtttcat ggaaccgtcc atatccatca ctccgcaggg gtttcagctg cgccgggttc
    45361 aatgacttct ttccggggaa cccagatcga gtagatgaac agcagcgcac caaggaccac
    45421 gacgataccg gaacccagac gcatccagta gaagattgcg atctggtctt gtacgtccat
    45481 gaagtagtct ccgaccacac gttgcatgtg agtctgcacg gtaccaccga aggtcaacac
    45541 gaaggtcata aagaccatac cgctggtcat cagccagaac gagcccatgt tcagcacctg
    45601 attgtaagga tcacgattct tcaggatcgg catcgcgtag ctgaagatcg caaggttgag
    45661 gcagacatag gcgccgtaga aggccaggtg accatgggcc gcagtgattt gcgtaccgtg
    45721 ggtataatag ttcaccccgt gcagcgtatg cagaaagccc cagacaccgg caccgaagaa
    45781 ggcaagcgtt gcgcaaccca gcgaccacag cagagcggct ttgttggggt ggtcacgacg
    45841 gcctttccag accatgacga aggcaaaggc catcatcgcg aagaacggga tcacctcgag
    45901 gcttgagaag atcgaaccga tccactgcca gtaaccgggg gtaccgatcc aatagtagtg
    45961 gtgacctgtt ccaagaatgc ccgagaacag cgcagcggcg acgatgacgt atagccattt
    46021 ttccaccacc tcgcggtcaa caccggtcag cttcagcatc aggtacgcca agatcgacgc
    46081 catgatcagt tcccacacac cttcgaccca caggtggaca acataccacc agtattgctt
    46141 gtccagcgac aggttgcccg ggttgtagaa ggcaaacagg aacagcagcg ccaaacccca
    46201 cagacccaac aacaggatgt tggtgatggc agtcttcttg cccttcagaa cggtcatgga
    46261 cacgttgtaa aggaagatca gcgcggcaac gacgataccg gccttgaccc atttgggttg
    46321 ctcaaggaac tcgcgcccct ctttgcccag cagccagttg ccttcgaaca ggttgaagac
    46381 ataggtcaaa accacgccca acgtaccgac cacaagaatg atcagctgca aataggccag
    46441 cttgggcgaa tggatttcac gctcggcctc ttccgggatc aggaaatagg ccgccccgaa
    46501 gaagcccagt atcagccaga caatcagcga gttggtgtgc agcatccgca cgatattgaa
    46561 cggcagaagc tcgctcagga agttaggcga cacatagatc agaccggcca gcaggccgcc
    46621 gatcacctgg atcgcgaaca acgccatggc taccgcaaag taggcatagg cgattttttg
    46681 ggattcatat ttcattgctc cattcccctt ctcagccagc ctcgttgggc ggccagtcct
    46741 gagcatcgat attgtccgtc cagatcagga agttggtcag atcccggatc tcttcgtcgc
    46801 tgaggttgaa ttgcggcatc tgccgacgac cgggaatgcc ggtgggttgt gcctccatcc
    46861 agcccttgag ggattcaaag gccgattccg ggtcgtccaa cacgccccaa cgtgtcatca
    46921 cattgccgac ctcaggggca aagtacgccc cttcgccaag gatcgtgtgg cagttgatac
    46981 aggcgtgttt ttcccaaaca tgtttgcccc gaaccacact ttcgtcgagc ttcgcggcat
    47041 tttcggaatt gacgatatac agatgtgaat gggctgatag agccagaaag atgaggatga
    47101 agaacagtga cccgccatag aatatgttgc gagccatgct ctttgtcatg acttctcgca
    47161 tcgcgctctc ctttgcgcag attagctagt gcaggcaaca tgacgtgcgg gtcacagggc
    47221 tgccttaacg aaagtcaaga cttctaaagt atcctcagga acgagatcag agatccgcaa
    47281 acaccgagaa taacgaaatg accttagggt cgccttgaaa tctgaggcaa ttgtgaacac
    47341 tttcgcgtcg acttcttgat ataccggacg taatcaacca cctgagaaaa ggtgaaaatt
    47401 ccgcttcaaa gattgatggg caaaaatggc gaactattcc tatatcggtt atacacccgg
    47461 tgtcatcacg gtgaatacga ttgggccgga cacggttacg ttggatgtca attttgatcc
    47521 cgacacggat cgtcgtttgt tcagcgtgac tgacgcagcc ggtggtttta ttcaaaacgg
    47581 cggcggacca cctatccccg atacagggaa tgttttcaac ggtgaccgct ttgacaacga
    47641 agacggtgat gacctgacgc agaccggtac tatcaccacc ctcgatggtt cgaccacctt
    47701 tctaagcggc ccaatatacc tggaagaatc ctacgttctg tccaaaccag gcgggggcac
    47761 aattactgta tatcgcgtcg aagttgacgg cgtattgggc ggctatatta cctctgaacc
    47821 tcttgtgccc ggtacgacct actcgatgaa catcgtgaac gtcacgccga ccaatgcgcc
    47881 cgacacaact gacccggctg ccatcattga cgtgccgtgc tttactgccg gaacacttat
    47941 tatgacgcca gaaggtccga tgcccatcga ggatctgaag gtgggtgaca tggtcatgac
    48001 tgccgacaac gggtcacaac atgtacgttg gatcggaacg cggcatctgg atcaagcggc
    48061 gcttcgcgcc cgtcccaggc tgaaacccat tcggatcgag gccggttcat taggcgatcg
    48121 ggtaccacgg cgcgacctgc ttgtttcgcc acagcaccgt atgctggttc gatcccggat
    48181 cgccgtcaga atgtttgaca ccgaagaaat ccttgttccg gcccacatac ttgttgccag
    48241 ccccggaatc tgtgtcgcag acgaaaccgt gtcagtcacg tatttccatt tgctgttcga
    48301 ccgtcatgaa atcatctacg cggaaggggc cccgtcagag agcctgttca ctggtgcgca
    48361 ggccctgtcc agcgttcacc ctgacgcccg agaggagatc ttcactctgt ttccggaact
    48421 ggctgaaccg gggcacgtcc ctcaggctgc gcggcaaata cccgcaaaag gaagacgcgc
    48481 acgcgcgctc gtccagcgtc acgtcaagaa cgaacgcccc ttgatatcct gaaacggcaa
    48541 gccgcggcga aacgaacggg tcagccctgc tttgttgcgc gcgggcctgt cagcgccggc
    48601 cacatggcaa acaggtacaa cccaattgcg gcaatccaaa gcccgtcagc cgtcagcatg
    48661 gccaccatat agccacctgc cagcccggac cccagccagc ggaccaaagc cgccgccgcc
    48721 ataagtccgt atccgaccgc cataggcgac ggtgcaacaa gggggcggcc actgtggcca
    48781 agggcggcgc ggctcatgac ggcaagggtc atgccaccaa cgcacccgat ccccaaaatg
    48841 tgcagcgcgc cgatctcatt accatatccg atgacggcag acccccacag caacaaccca
    48901 agggccagca tcatcaggcc caggtgcaaa gcaatcagga tcggctgccg cagcgcccaa
    48961 cccgctctcc accgtgccat gcgcatcagc tgggcgccgc ccagcaacaa cgcgcagata
    49021 cccgccaagg aaacactgcc caagctcagc accaacaacg gcagcacaag ggcaagcgcc
    49081 atcacggcct tttccagcgg cgcatttgaa accggccaca gggcttcggg tacaccgtcg
    49141 cgtttcattg cattgcgcgt aaaggctggt gtgatccgtc cccccagtat cgctatcata
    49201 gaacacaagg tcagcagccc tgcgcgcacc ccggtattca acgtgtctgt ggtgatacca
    49261 atccattcca gatgaaccat caggttggcc acccatacca aactcaggag atacagaaat
    49321 atcatgttct gtggcttggg cctgcgtatc agctggctgg caatcttcag gacaaggatc
    49381 gggacaaagc tcaggtcgac aatcgcgacg gtgatcagag agagcgatcc tgaaaaccac
    49441 accgccagcc gccccgccat ccagatcagc gctacaatcg tgacaaagcg cgcgcgcact
    49501 tcgggcgtgc cggtccagtt cggaactgcc gtcagaaaga acccacccag tgctgccgtt
    49561 gcatagccaa aaatcatctc atgggcatgc cacatgaccg ggggcattcc ataactttgc
    49621 tcgtcataag gtaaaagccc atccagtgag gccagccaaa caccccaggc gacaccggca
    49681 aacacaccat aaagaccggc ggaaaggaaa aatatccgaa atccttcgct gaaaatgcgc
    49741 gatattgcag atgacatgcc tgctctccat ggctcatctt atcgttcaac aagcagtacc
    49801 gtccgacggg attggggcac ttaaccgaaa tcaagacgcc ataaacatgt gtgaaaaaaa
    49861 caggttttat tggtgaaatc tgcacctggt ttttgtccaa agaacaaagt tagcgccgcg
    49921 cccgttgact ttggtcaagg atgacaatcc cgtgatggat cagtctccgc attgcctcac
    49981 cacgcaaatg gagagtgatc atgtcacttg gaatcagcta caacaagacc ggccgcgcat
    50041 ttggggtcgg attggcaatg ttgttgggca gcgtcgctgc tccagctttt gccgacgagc
    50101 caacacttag cgacgaagcc tttgaagctt cgaaacaact gtactttgaa caatgtgcag
    50161 gctgccacgg ggttttgcgc aaaggcgcta ccggtaaaaa cctggaaccg cattggaaga
    50221 agaccgcagc cgacggcacc gtaaccgaag gcggcaccct gaaactgggt caggaacgcc
    50281 ttgagaaaat catcgcctgg ggaactgaag gcgggatgaa caacttctcg gacatcatgt
    50341 ctgagcagga aatcaaggat atggcgacat acatcatgat ggaggcccca aagccgcctg
    50401 aaatgtcgct ggaacagatg aaggcaaccc gcaaggttta cgtcgaagaa gcagactacc
    50461 cgaccgagcc gcttcacggc cgcaactggg aaaacttctt tgtcgtcatc gaacgcgatg
    50521 tgggcaaggt tgccgtcatc gacggtgaca cgaaagaagt gctgacgcat attccgaccg
    50581 gctatgccgt gcacgtcctg aaggcttcgg aacatcacaa catcaccgaa cccgaaacac
    50641 ctggacgttt ctggtacaca atgggccgtg acggcaagat gaccaagatc gacctctggc
    50701 aaacgccgga caagatgctg gtttcggaag tcaagatcgc ctatgacgcg cgcgatgtcg
    50761 ccgtgtccgg tgacggcaaa tacgtcatcg gtggtgggta ctggccgcct cactttgcga
    50821 tcgttgatgc gcagaccatg gagccggtca aagtcgtttc gacccgtggc acaaacgtag
    50881 atggtgagta tgtggaagaa gcccgtgtgg ccgctatcta caccacgccg aacgaaccca
    50941 cctggatcgt tgccgtgaaa gagctgggtc agctttggca ggttgactac accgacctcg
    51001 acaacttgcg gattgacaag atcaactcgg ccaagttcct gcatgacggg ttcttcgacc
    51061 cgacaggccg gtacttccag atcgcggcaa acgcatcgaa caagatggtc gttgtcgata
    51121 ccgaaacgca caagcttgag gctatgatcg acaccgctgc cctgccgcac cccggcccgg
    51181 gcgcgaactg gattgacccg aactgcggac ctgtggcggg cacaacccat ctgggtgtcg
    51241 gtaccgtgac agtctggggc aacgacccag aaggccaccc ggatcaggcg tggaaaacct
    51301 gttacgaggt ggaaaccgac ggccccggcc tgtttgtccg cacccacccg aactcggatt
    51361 acatctgggc tgatcagacc aaacaccccg agccggaaat tcaacaatcg gttcaggtca
    51421 tctcgaaaga gaccggcgag atcgtgaaaa ccatccagat caccgaagac gaaggcagcg
    51481 ccgctgttca cttcgaattc aacgccgatg gtaccgaggt ctgggtttcc aagtggaacc
    51541 tgtcggactc gaaggaaccc aacggtcaga ttgtgatctt cgacgccaag acattggaag
    51601 agatcggtcg gattgacgga ctttacgcgc caaccggcaa gttcaatgtc cacaaccggt
    51661 cgaaccacgt cacctgaggg gttcgcaacc taaaccggaa agggcgggcc cctcgcccgc
    51721 cctttcctcg tttgacagat ccgccaaact caccggcctg ccacccaagg ccagacaaga
    51781 cagccaaaac ggagcccgga tatgacttcc gaaccggata agaaaaaacc gatctggcgc
    51841 cggtatttcc tgtggggaat gcccgtggcc ggtattgctg cggctttcgc cgccggcatc
    51901 atcttctggg gtgggttcaa caccgccatg gaagccacga ataccaagga attctgtgtc
    51961 tcgtgccacg agatgcgaga ttttgtttat gcggaatacc agggcacgat ccacgacgtg
    52021 aaccggtcgg gcgttggtgc ggtctgctcg gactgtcacg tgcccaagga ctggacccac
    52081 aaaatcatcc gcaaaataaa agcctcgaaa gagctttatg gaaagatggt cggcaccatc
    52141 aacacccgag agaaattcga agccaagcgc attcatcttg ccatgaatga gtgggagagg
    52201 atgaaatcaa cggactcgcg tgaatgtcga aactgccatg actttgaatc gatgatgcct
    52261 gaattccagc gtccgcgtgc acgtcagcag cacctgaacg caatggaaac cggtcagaca
    52321 tgtatcgact gccacaaggg cattgcacac tcgaacatcc gaggccgcgc atccgacgaa
    52381 tatctggaag agcttgaagc gccaaatccg gccttcattc gaccaattcc gccagaatac
    52441 cttgccagcc ttgaacggat cgaagccaag gaagctgccg aggccgaggc tgagaaagct
    52501 gcaaagaaag cccagcagga ggccgttcag gcccagattg cggcagcagt tgacgccgct
    52561 gtcgcggaag agcgggcagc ggctgcaacc gatggttcgg caacacctgc cagcagtgaa
    52621 agcggcgatg tcggtgccaa catcgactgg aatgcggtgg ccagtgcgga cttgaaactg
    52681 ttctatccag gccaggcgtc gtttgaatgg gtgcagaacg gaaaaaccca tggcggggcc
    52741 cgtccgctga ccaaaggtgg cgatcaatgt tcgacctgtc atgccaagga actggatgcg
    52801 attggtaaca agatcgttgc cggtggcgag ttggaaccca ctccgatccc cggcaaacgc
    52861 ggtgtgatcg acgcaaccgt tcaggcggca catgatgacg aaaacctgta catccgtctg
    52921 caatggccgg atgcggggca caaccctgct ccgtttgtcg atggcggcaa aatggatcct
    52981 gaaaaccaga tcaaggtcgc tatgatgatc accggaaccg gtatcgagct gggcgatcag
    53041 gtcgggtgct gggcgtcgtg ccacgccgac aacacctata tgccctttgc gcctgaggcc
    53101 gatgcaattg ccgcaaacgg ggatgtttcc ggtcgcctga ccgctcagga caccgtgacc
    53161 aagtacctca gcgaaagccg caccgagatc gagatcaaag gtcgaggcgg caaggctttg
    53221 ggcggttggg acaagttgca ggccgccgaa caaatcgagc agtatctggc tgacggtacc
    53281 tatcttgacc tgatgcgtgt ctacgcggac ggcagtgcca caaatggtta tctgctggaa
    53341 cagcgggtgg tcaatgatgg tgagattgca gcctcggcaa acctgtctgg tggcatgtgg
    53401 acggttgttt tcacacgtcc gctgaactca ggcgcacccg gcgatgttcc gctggaggcc
    53461 ggtcaaacct atacggtcgg ttttgcaatc catgatgatt ttgccgccgc acggttccac
    53521 cacgtaacgc tggataccag cctagcgctg gacgatgaca gcgcgtttat caacgtggtc
    53581 aagcaataac agtttggggc cggttctccc ggccccaatt actttggaaa ggagacatgg
    53641 accatgaaac cccaccgcct tcttcccgcg ctgctgcttc ttgccgcgcc agcctggtct
    53701 gatgaaaccg ccgagatctg cgccgaagcc gaagaacgtt atgtcgagct gttcggccac
    53761 ccctcggcct cggtcgagga cgccaaagtg gttttgatgt acaactacaa tttctgcccg
    53821 ttcgaactga ccgtaaaggc aggtacaact gtccgatggg tgaatgtcga caagcgcacc
    53881 agccacagtg tgttgctgaa agatggcagc gaacccgaaa gcgaccggtt gttcccggaa
    53941 gaaacggtcg aaatgacctt cctgacaccc ggccctcagg attatctctg cgggccccat
    54001 tgggagacac agaacatgat cgggatgatc actgtcgagc cctgatttta ggtgtactta
    54061 caggctgaat tgaggggcgc gggcgcaaat cccgcgctcc ttaacttatg tcaaggaggt
    54121 tggttttcga ttgcgccaat ctgccttcat gacacgcccg gcctacccag caacgtcccg
    54181 caaaagcatt ggattcgcgc aggaataccc gggtttcgaa gacattcaga cccagcgagt
    54241 ttgaacatga gcggtaaggt ttttctgatt ggtgcaggcc ccggcgaccc cgaactgatg
    54301 acgctgcgtg ccctgcgaat gctgcaggaa gcagatgtgg tggtctatga caggctggtg
    54361 tctgctgata tcctgaatct gcacgccgaa ggcgcgcggc tgatccctgt tgggaaagcg
    54421 cccaaatgcc acaccgtccc acaggaccgg atcaacgaaa tccttctgga agaggccagc
    54481 gcaggtcaca cggtcgcccg tctgaaaggt ggcgatccga tgatctttgg ccgcggctcg
    54541 gaagaagccg cttatctgat ggcccatggc gtggcagtcg aatacgcacc ggggatcacg
    54601 gcggcgcagg gcgcgtcctg ctcgaccggc gtgccactga cccatcgcgg tctggccacc
    54661 tcggttcaat atgttaccgg acaccggcag gcagacaaag tgctggatct ggactggaaa
    54721 cgcctggccg acccggacac gacactggtg gtctatatgg gtgtggccaa tatcggccag
    54781 atcgccatgg ggctgatgac cgaaaaccta ccgggatcaa caccggttct ggccatcgga
    54841 aatgcgacga cacccgatga acgccggctg gtgtcacggc tggaccaatt ggccaacgac
    54901 gtgcgcacct ccgggttgaa ggcaccaacg cttttcatca tcggcaaagt tgtctcactc
    54961 tacgccgaac agcccgtggc gaacattctg gaacgggctc atggctaagc tagggtgcag
    55021 aaatcgtgtg ccgcgtcccg cgccgaacag aaatgtgccc ggccacaagg ggtgggttgc
    55081 ccgaaccttt ctgacaactg cggttctggc cgcaacgtcc gcctttgctg ccgatgtcat
    55141 tgatcccaac gcactgaaaa gacttgtgca tcaggattgc ggctcgtgcc acgggttatc
    55201 actgaaaggc ggcctggggc ctgatctgcg ctcgaaaaca ctggagcatt atgacgccga
    55261 ggttttgacc ggcgtcatcc ttgacggcat ccccgatacg gcgatgcccc cgtggcggcc
    55321 cctgatcagc gaagaagagg ccgaatggat tgcccgatac ctgctggaac aggaggcaca
    55381 atgaaacacc ttatcctcag ccttgcggcg acattgatga tgaccacggc ccaggccgag
    55441 ccgatggcaa caggagacct tgggctggtg atcgaacgtg ccagcggatc ggtcctgttg
    55501 gtggaccagt ccgaccgtgc agctctggcc cggatagaag gattgggcga tctgtcccac
    55561 gcctcgttgg tctattcacc ggatgaacgt tttgcctatg tctttggccg cgacggaggc
    55621 ctgaccaagg ttgacattgt cacccgccag atcgtgaacc gtgttgtgca gtccggaaac
    55681 gccattggcg gcgcaatctc ggacgatggc gcccttgtag cggtatcgaa ttacgaaccc
    55741 ggcggtgtgc gcgtgtttga tgcgcaaacg ctggagatgg tggctgacat tcccaccggc
    55801 agcaaaacga ttggtctggt cgacgcgccg ggtcgccgtt tcgttttcac aatgtgggac
    55861 acgggtgaga catggatcgc ggatttcgca caaggcgcgc ccgagatcac caagatcccc
    55921 gatatcggca agaaccctta tgacgcgctg atcactgcca atggccgcac ctatatcacc
    55981 ggcctgtttg gcgaggatgg tctgaccgcg cttgatctgt ggtccgacaa cccggaaccg
    56041 atccgcgttc tacccggcta tggccgtggt caggaggaaa tgccggtcta caagatgccc
    56101 catctggaag gttgggcgct gacagggtcc gaatttgcct tgcccgccgt tggccaccac
    56161 gaggttttgt ggatcgactc caccaccctg accgagaccg gacgcacgca aacctacgga
    56221 cagccggtct ttgccatggc ccgcccggac gggcggcagg tctgggttaa ctttgcccac
    56281 ccgctgaacg ataccattca ggtcatcgat accgtcagca aacagatcat ccacgaattc
    56341 aagcccggcc cggccgtttt gcacatggaa ttcacgccgc gcgggcacga ggtttggatc
    56401 agtgtgcgcg atgcgaacaa ggtcatggtt tatgacacgc atagttttga aaagctgcgc
    56461 gagatcgagg ccgaaagccc ttcgggtatc ttctttaccg cgcgtgcgca caagacgggt
    56521 ctgtaagtca tgcaacacat tacagacccg atcgaccgcc gcttgctgga tgaatttcag
    56581 cgcgatttcc cggtgatcga acgcccgttt caggttcttg gaaacgcact tggacttgac
    56641 gaaagcgaag tcatccaccg cctttcaaga atgcgcacta cgggtcgcat cacgcgggtt
    56701 ggcgcaacca tcacgcccgg cgtggtgacg gccagtacgc tggcggcagt gtccgtcccg
    56761 gaggagcggc tggaagaggt cgccgccctg atcgacgccg aaccgggtgt aaaccacaat
    56821 tatcagcgtg aggatacctg gaacctctgg ttcgttgcaa ccggcccgga tcgggcgcat
    56881 gtggatgcta ccctcgcacg gatcagccgg gtcaccgggc tgcgggtgct ggatttgcgg
    56941 ctggtgcgcc ctttcaacgt tgatcttggg ttccgcatga tcggcggggt caaaaccgtg
    57001 cctacagcac gccaggtgga tgcaactgcg atgcgcgagg gtgatcggtg tctactgcag
    57061 acgctgagtt cgggactgtc tctggtcgct gaaccctatg cagatttggc acattcactg
    57121 aaccgggacg ttgatgatgt gatggcgcga gtcatcgcgt tgcattcggc cggtatcatc
    57181 tcgcggctgg gcgtcatcgt acgtcaccgg gcgcttggct ggtcggccaa tgcgatggtg
    57241 gtctgggacc tgccggcaga gcagatcgac atcgctggcc ccgctttggc cgctttccca
    57301 ggggtgacct tgtgttacga gcgcaacccg gtgcccgatg tgtggccata tcgcctgtat
    57361 tccatgatcc acgcgcggtc ccgcagcgaa gctttggacg tactggcccg tgcgacgacc
    57421 ctgtccgaac tgacaggtgc acggaacaag gttctgttct ctacccgctg tttcaagcag
    57481 accggtgcac tgattcaaac caaagaggtc gccgcatgac gctggaccaa actgaccgtg
    57541 cgatcctgaa ccgtatgcag gacgatctgc cactggtttc acatccttac gcaacagtcg
    57601 ccaaagaact tgacctgtcc gaggccgaat tgctggcgcg cctgacgcgc atgaaagaga
    57661 cacgcgtcat cacacgtttt gggccgttct tcgatgccgc tgcaatgggc ggtgccttct
    57721 gcctctgcgc gatggccgtt ccagccgggg aatttgaagc cgtcgtgacc aaagtcaatg
    57781 cacaccccga ggtcgcccat aattatgaac gcacgcaccg gctgaacatg tggttcgtac
    57841 tggccactga aacgcccgaa ggaatcaggg ccacagccga tgcaatcgaa cgggaaacgg
    57901 ggatcgaggt tctttgtttc cccaaacttc aggaattcta catcggcttt cgggtggcgg
    57961 catgatcgac gcaacagaca gacagattat ccaagcgcta cagggcggat tgcctctggt
    58021 ttctgcccca tatgctcagg ttgctgatga tctggggatg caggaagccg atctgcttga
    58081 gaggctgtca gccctcaaag cgcgcggcgt aatccgccgc atcgcggccg cccccaacca
    58141 ctacaagctt ggcatgacct cgaacggcat gactgtctgg gatgtcgaag atgaccgcat
    58201 cgccgaattg ggcgctcaga tcggtgctct accctttgtc acccattgct atgaacgccc
    58261 gcgcgccctg cccgactggc cctacaatct gtttgccatg gttcacggat cggatcggga
    58321 tgaagtcgag gaaaaacgcg cccagatcac tatgatcctg ggtgatgcct gccgggccaa
    58381 ggatatcctc tattccacgc gcatcctgaa aaagaccggg ctgcgcctga aaaagaaagg
    58441 ctgagacgat gttccgcctg accgaataca tgcaccagct ggtcaaaccg accccggtgc
    58501 gaaaacgccg ccccggtcct gtgaaaccgg ttgtaatctg gaacctgacg cggcgctgca
    58561 atctgaagtg tcgtcattgc tacaccgtct cggcggatgt tgcgttcccg ggcgagctca
    58621 gccacgagca agccatggta acccttgagg atctgggcca gtttcgcgtc ccggccctga
    58681 tcctctcggg tggggaacca ctggacaggt tcgatttctt cgacattgcc aaacgtgcgc
    58741 gcgacattgt gccgatgctg gcgctgtcga ccaacgggac acgcattcat gatgaaacag
    58801 ccgacatgat tgccgacgtt ggtttcaact acgttggcat ctcgttggat gggatcgggg
    58861 ccacgaatga ctggttccgc ggtgttgaag gggcttttgc cgacgccctg cgcggtgtgc
    58921 gcgaatgcaa gaggcgcggc atcaaggttg gcttgcggtt ctgcctgacc gaaggcacgc
    58981 agcatcacct gccggacctg cttcagctat gcgatgacga gggcgtcgac aagttttacc
    59041 tgtcgcacct ggtttatgcc gggcgtggtg acaaaaaccg tggtgaagat gccgagcatc
    59101 agcgcacccg caagggaatg gatctgctgt tggagcgcgc gtgggaggct gcctcgggcg
    59161 gtcgcccgct ggacatcgta accggcaaca atgacgcaga tgcggggtat tttctgaact
    59221 ggattcgtgc gcatttcgac gttgacaagg ctgcgcatgt ccgcgagcat ctggccgctt
    59281 ggggaggaaa ttccagcggt ttgggtgtgg ccaatatcga taatctgggc cgggtccatc
    59341 ctgacaccta ctggtctgat tacacagtcg gcaacgtcaa gacgacatcg ttttccgagc
    59401 tttggaccag cgacgatccg atgctggcca tgctgcgcac gcgtccgcgc cccctcaagg
    59461 ggcgctgtgg ggcctgtgag ctaaaggatg tctgcggtgg caacacccgc atccgggccc
    59521 tgcaactgac cggtgatccc tgggccgaag atccggcctg ttacctgaca aacgaagaaa
    59581 tcggtgttga cgacgcaggc gagcgtctgc gggtcacgcc gttccggggg aaaagccatg
    59641 atccggcgca tcagttcttt tgatcctgtc tgctttgagc cttcgacatg ggcgccagag
    59701 acacgtaacg gagcctccgg cgggagtatt tttgaaaaga tgaaggtcgt gttgatgtgt
    59761 tctggactgg gcgccggtgg tgcctgggcg gatgcaccaa cggattatgc cgagcattgt
    59821 gcgtcctgcc acggtgaaaa ccgcctgggc ggtgtgggtc cggcactgat cccagagacg
    59881 ctgcagcgca tgcgtgggcc gcgtatcgcg gcggtgattg cggaagggcg cgcggcgacg
    59941 caaatgcctg ctttctcgca cgaactcgat gctttgcaga ttgaagagct ggccggctgg
    60001 ttgaaatcac cgctggaaac cgaccccgaa tggggcgagg cccatattat ggacagccgc
    60061 acgctggatg acggttatgt cccggttgat gcgccagtgt ggtcaagtga cccgatgaac
    60121 atcaccctgg tggtcgaaac cggggatcat catgtcagcg tgctggatgg tgacacgttt
    60181 gaggttttgg accggttcga gacacccttc gcggttcacg gcgggccgaa gttcagcccg
    60241 gatgggcgtt acgttttcat catgtcccgg gatggctggg ttcagaaata cgacatctgg
    60301 gccctgcaac aggtggggcg cgtacgggcg gggcttaaca gccgaaacat cgcaatgtcc
    60361 ggtgacggca agtggctggc cgttgcgaat tatctgccaa acagtctgac cctgctgtcg
    60421 accgaagacc tgtcggtggc aaaagtcatt gcgatcaaag gaaaagcggg gaaatccagc
    60481 cgcgtatccg cggtgtatca ggcccccccg cgcgagagct ttgttctggc gctcaaggat
    60541 gttcccgaga tctgggaggt cttttacgga gccaacccgc cgcaatccgg gttgggtcac
    60601 gacttccgca tcgaagggca gttcaagaac cctgacccct tcccggtgcg caagatcacc
    60661 acgcccgact atctggacga tttctttttc gatcaaagct atgaatacgt catgggtgcc
    60721 gcgcgcgatg gcaagggcgg acaggtgatc gaccttgtta ttgggcacaa ggtggccgat
    60781 ctggacttgc cggggatgcc gcatctgggc tcgggaatta cgtggaaaca tggcgatacg
    60841 accgttatgg ccacaccgca tctgaccgac ggcacggtat cggtgatcga catggagact
    60901 tgggaaaccg tcaagcggat caagaccgaa gggccgggct tcttcatgcg gagccatgaa
    60961 aattcgcctt acgtctgggc cgatgtcttc tttggcccca acaaggatgc catgcatgtg
    61021 atcgacaagc aaagtcttga aatcgtaagg actttgcgcc ctgccccggg caagaccgtg
    61081 gcacatgtcg agttcacaaa ggatggccgc cacgcgcttg tatcaatctg ggaagatgac
    61141 ggcgcggtga tcgtttatga tgcgcagacg ctggaagaag tgcgccgcct gccgatgcgt
    61201 aaaccgtctg ggaagtacaa tgtctggaac aaaatcacct tctcggaagg caccagccac
    61261 tgaaggcaaa tggccggtct ggaaactggc cattctgctt tatccagcca ccatgttgac
    61321 cgtggccatc aacctgtttc tggccgggct gatcctgcat agcgccggtt tcggggtgat
    61381 tggaccggtt ccggcaatcc tttggtcaat acctttaggc atacccgcgt cctggttggc
    61441 ggggcgatgg gtgcgtgggt tgatggacga agcggacggc tgaagggaaa ttctaaaggc
    61501 ctgacgaaag tcaagtatcg gacagggaaa accgcctacg actcgggaaa gaataccgag
    61561 ttggattctc catgcctgcc tttaactcct tccacaccct ccctgttcgc gcattacgcg
    61621 cggcgtgtgg actggcaggt attttccttc tgttgttgca aatgcttggc ccggttctgg
    61681 cgagtcccgg tgagagcatg tgggtggaga tctgctcgga ggcgggcgcg gtctgggttc
    61741 aagttgacct tgaagaagaa ggcgacaacg atccaaccgc gccctgcccg aaatgcgcgg
    61801 actgtgcgct ttgtgcggtg acggtgtcag caccgatgcc gggcgctttg cagcccgcaa
    61861 gcgtcgtaaa tgttcaaaat gtacgctttg aacatggggg gcagtgcatt ttgtacagcc
    61921 ccaaacacct gtggcccgaa acccgggggc ccccgttcac gacccaagaa gaatctgaac
    61981 gcgccccgcg cgcgtccatg gcgtccaccc aattgatcgg aggtgcgccg tggtcgtaag
    62041 tcgcgcaatc catttccttc tggccctcgt tctgtcctgc agtgttgcaa tcagtgcgca
    62101 cgccgacagt cttgccagct ttcttcccga cattgatccg gctgacctgg caccgggcgc
    62161 cgacgcgttt ggcccggtac gcagcgacgt taaggttgct ccggtccttc ggggtggcga
    62221 aaccatcgcg tgggcttttc tgacttcgga ctttgtcggt acgaccggct attccggcaa
    62281 acccattcac gtggttgccg ccatcgacgc agacgctgtt ttgaccggtg ttcagctggt
    62341 caagcattcc gaacccatcg tgctgatcgg cattcccaat tcccggatgg tcgaactgac
    62401 cgaaggctat gcgggccttg acctgaaacg agaggccgaa accgggggtg aggggcatga
    62461 cctcgacatt atctcgggcg cgaccgtgac gatcatggtg atcgatgaca gccttgtgcg
    62521 cggagggatc aaagtggccc gcgcgctggg gctgggcgga ttgtctccgg tgcaggctgg
    62581 aggtccgaag cgcgaagtcg atatggcgca ggatgcggtt tacgactgga ccacattgtc
    62641 gggagacggc tcggtccggc gcatgacgct ggatgtcggg caggtcaatg ccgcctttga
    62701 agccaccggg gatcagcgcg cgatcaagcg ccccgaaccg ggcgagccgg atgacacctt
    62761 catcgacatg cacatggcgc ttgtttcggt cccgtctatc ggcaagtcgc tgctgggtga
    62821 ggctgaatac cagaacctga ccaactggct ggacgagggc gaacaggcca ttctggttct
    62881 ggggcgcggg gcctatagtt tcaagggatc gggctatgtc cggggtggga tctttgaccg
    62941 gattcagctg atccagggcg acagctcggt gcggttcttt gacaagcagc agcgccgtct
    63001 gggtgaggtt gccgcgccag atgcccccag ctttaccgaa ttggatatct tcaagattcc
    63061 cgctgatgcc gagtttgacc cggccgagcc gttccgcctg caattgctgg tgcagcgtgc
    63121 cgtcggggcg gttgaaaaga cctttctgac cttcgatctg ggatacaaac tgccggaaca
    63181 gtacctgttg cccgtcaccg cgccttcggt cgtggatgat gcaacaggcg aagcggccgc
    63241 caaggccgcc ctgtggcagc gcatctggaa ggatcgcacc gtcgagatcg ccgggcttgg
    63301 tgtcatgctg ctggtgctga cggccacgtt cttcttccag ttccacgcca cgatgaatgc
    63361 gcgcgtcttc tactggttcc gcatcgggta cctgacgata accctgttct tcatcggctg
    63421 gtatgccaat gcacagctga gcgtggtgaa cctgatggcg ctggcgggca gtttgcgcac
    63481 ggggttctcg tgggatgcgt tcctgctgga tccgctggtc tttatccagt ggtttgccgt
    63541 ggccgcctcc cttctgttct ggggtcgcgg tgcctattgc ggctggctgt gcccgtttgg
    63601 cgcacttcag gagctgacca acaagatcgc acgggcgctg aaagtgccgc aatggacttt
    63661 gccatggggt ctgaacgagc ggctgtggcc tgcgaaatac atgatctttc tgggtctttt
    63721 tggcctgagt ttcgtgtcga tcccgctggc cgagcaatat gccgagatcg aaccgttcaa
    63781 gaccgcgatc attctgaaat tcatgcgcga ctggccgttt gtggtctttg cgctggtcct
    63841 gctggggatc gggctgttcg ttgagcggtt ctattgccgc tatctttgcc cgctgggcgg
    63901 agcgctggcg atccctgccc gtatccgcat gttcgactgg ctgcgccgct acaacgattg
    63961 tggcacgccc tgtcagacct gcgccaatga atgccccgtt caggcgatcc accccaccgg
    64021 tgagatcaat ccgaacgagt gcgtcacctg cctgcattgt caggtgctct atcagtccga
    64081 ggacaaatgt cccgtcgtta tccgccaact gaaacggcgg gccaagaccg ggtcggtcac
    64141 acctaagacc cccctcgggc aaccaccggc gaaccatccg aacgccaaac cgaaaaccgt
    64201 ttcctaaaag gaggaacgac catgtcggac caagaaaaca aactgaacat cacgcgccgc
    64261 ggtatgctgg gggccactgc caccggtgcc gtcatcgccg ggaccggtct gggatcgacc
    64321 ctgatgaccg cgaaagaggc cagcgctgcc gccaagcagc atctggagcc gggcgagctg
    64381 gacgaatatt acggcttctg gtcgtcgggc cagaccggcg agctgcgcat tctgggcgtg
    64441 ccgtccatgc gcgagctgat gcgggtgccg gtgttcaacc gctgttcggc cacgggctgg
    64501 ggccagacca acgagtcgct gaaggttctg accgaaggcc tgctgcctga aaccaaggaa
    64561 tttctggccg caaacggcaa ggtcacctat gacaacggcg acctgcacca cccgcatatg
    64621 tcgttcaccg acggcaccta tgatggccgt tatctgttca tgaacgacaa ggccaacacc
    64681 cgcgtggccc gtgtgcgctg tgacgtgatg aaatgcgaca agatcatcga gatcccgaac
    64741 gcgcatgaca tccacggcct gcgtccgcag aaattcccgc gcaccggcta tgtctttgcc
    64801 aacggtgagc acgaggcccc gctggtcaat gacggccaga tccttgatga tccgtcacaa
    64861 tatgtgaaca tctttactgc catcgacggc gacaccatgg aagttgcatg gcaggtgatg
    64921 gtgtcgggta acctcgataa caccgactgc gactatcagg gcaaatacgc cttctcgacc
    64981 tcgtataact cggaaatggg tatgaacctg gccgagatga ccgagaacga gctggaccat
    65041 gtggtcgtgt tcaacctcaa aggtatcgaa gaagccgtag cggccgggaa ctatcaggaa
    65101 ctgaacggcg tcaaggtcgt ggacgggcgt aaagaggcgg gtggaaacct gacccggtac
    65161 atcccgatcc cgaactcgcc acacggtgtg aacgcagcac ccgacaagaa acacatcatg
    65221 atcaacggca agctgtcgcc gactgtatcc gtgatcgatg tggaaaaggt cgatgcgctg
    65281 ttcagcgaaa acgccgatcc gcgttccgct gttgtcgccg agccgcagct gggccttggc
    65341 ccgcttcaca cggcattcga cggcaagggc aacgcctata ccaccctgtt cctggacagc
    65401 caggtggtga agtgggacat cgccaaggcg atcgaggcct atgcgggtgc cgatgttgac
    65461 ccgatcgtcg acaaggtcga cgtgcattac cagccgggcc acaactcgac ctcgatgggt
    65521 gaaactgccg aagcggatgg caagtggctg atttcgatga acaagttctc gaaagaccgc
    65581 ttcctgaacg tgggtccgct gaagcccgag aatgagcagc tgatcgacat ttccggcgac
    65641 aagatgaagg tggtccatga cggcccgacc tttgccgagc cgcatgactc gatcattgtt
    65701 caccggtcca aggtgaaccc ggtcaatgtc tgggaccgca acgacccaat gtgggaagag
    65761 gcgcgtgcgc aggctgccgc tgacggtgtc gatctggacg aaggtgccga ggaaccgatc
    65821 cgggatggca acaaggtacg ggtctacatg acctcgaccg cgcctgtgtt cagcatggag
    65881 aagttcaccg tcaaacaggg tgacgaagtg accgtctatg tcaccaacct cgatgacgtg
    65941 gatgatgtga cccacggctt ctgcctgtcg aacttcggta tcgcgatgga agttgcaccg
    66001 caggccaccg cctcggtcac gttcattgcc gaccgtccgg gcgtgcactg gttctattgc
    66061 cagtggttct gccacgcgct gcacatggag atgcgcggcc ggatgtttgt tgagccgcgg
    66121 agcgcataaa catgcgttgg cccctgctca taccgctcct gctcggctcg cccctttggg
    66181 cggcggactg ggatgtgccc aatcgggcgg gggccatcaa cgagatactg gcgcaggcgg
    66241 cggatgggga cacccttcgc ctgagccccg gcgtttacgt cgagcagttg gttctggacc
    66301 ggcccgtgac cctcgacggg ctgggacagg ccaccatcga cggccaaggc caaggcagcg
    66361 tgatcacagt gaccgggccg ggcgtgaccc tgcgcgggct gacggtgatc ggatcgggat
    66421 cggaccatga cgggatcgac agcggcatcc agctgaccaa gacggcgcgc gcgccggtgg
    66481 tcgaggataa cgtgctgctg ggcaatcttt acggcatcga catccacggt gcgcaggaca
    66541 gcatcgtacg acgcaaccgg attgaagggc gacaggatcg ccatatgaac gcgcgcggca
    66601 atggtgtcta tgtctggaac gcgccgggtg cggtggttga aggcaatgac atccgctatg
    66661 ggcgcgacgg gatctttgtg aattcgtcca agaagaacac ctttaccggc aacctgttcc
    66721 gcgatctgcg gtttgccgtt cactacatgt atgccgacga ctcggttgtc agcgacaatg
    66781 tctcgatcgg caacgatctg ggctatgcgg tgatgttcac gaccaatgtg cgggtcgcca
    66841 acaatatctc gatcggggac cgcgaacatg gcgtgatgct gaactatgcc aacaagagcg
    66901 tcatcaccgg caatgtggtg aaaggtgcca aggaaaaatg cactttcctg tataactcga
    66961 acaagaacga attcaccgac aactggttcg agggatgtgg catcggtatc cactttaccg
    67021 ctggcagcga acgcaaccgc attgttggca attcattcat cggaaaccgg acgcaggtga
    67081 aatatgtctc gaccaagtgg gtcgagtggt ccgaggacgg gcgcggcaat tactggtccg
    67141 attttgccgc ctatgatgtg gatggcaacg gcatcgccga tgtcccctat cgacccaatg
    67201 acagtatgga ccatgtgctg tggacccaac ccgcagccaa attgctgctc ggctcgcctg
    67261 ccgtgcagct ggtgcgctgg tcgcaatcgg ccttcccggc actgttgccg gggggtgtga
    67321 tggacagcaa cccgttgatg caagcccctg aacccccagc tatgaaaaag gtgcctcatg
    67381 acggataagg ccctgtcaat tgaccatgtt tgcaagaacc gggggaaaac ccgcgttctt
    67441 gacgatatca ccctgtccct tgcccccggt cagcgcgtgg cgctgctggg ccataacggc
    67501 gcgggaaagt cgaccctgat caaatccatc cttggcctga cgcccattcg ggacggagcc
    67561 attcggatcg ggggcgccac ccccggcagc gcgcaggcgc ggcgggatac ggcctatctg
    67621 cccgaggcgg tctcgtttca cccggcgttg accggacgcg agcagctgac gctgtttgca
    67681 aaactgtccg ggtcaaaagc cgatgtgccc ggcctgttgg agcgcgttgg cctgagcgac
    67741 gcattggacc gccggatcgg tgcctattcc aaggggatgc ggcagcgtct ggggctggcg
    67801 caggtgctgc tgggacagcc gaaagtggcg ctgctggatg agccaacatc gggcctggac
    67861 ccgatctcgc ggcaggacct ctatgccatt attgacgaat tggccgcgca gggtaccgcc
    67921 gtgctgattg ccagccatgc cttgaccgag gttgaggcgc gcaccgaccg gatcgccatc
    67981 atgcgcaagg gtcggatggt ggccgatgac acgctgaaca acctgtcggc gctggccggt
    68041 ctgccgatcc gcctgaaggt gcgcgccacc gccaatgcgg atgccctggc cgccgaactg
    68101 ggcggcaacc ggatcaacgg cgcatcggtc gagctgctgt gcacacccga agacaagatg
    68161 gaggccctgc gccggatcgc cggattgggc gatgcggtgg cggatgtgga aatgacaccg
    68221 cccaagctgg aggaccttta tcgccactac gcacaggagg agaggacatg acccgcttcc
    68281 ttgccatttc ccgaactgaa atgctgatcc tgcgccgcaa ccgctggctg ctggttgcca
    68341 cgctgatcat ggtgctgttc gccttggcgc tgacctttgc gggcagcgcg cccaccggca
    68401 cattgggtgt tgatatgctg accgtttcgg tcgcgtcgat gaccacgctg tcggtttacc
    68461 ttgcgccttt gctggcgctg atgatttcct tcgatgccat cgcgggcgat gtggaccggg
    68521 gcagcctgtc gctgctgctg tcttatccgg ctggacgcgg ggaaatcctg ttgggcaagt
    68581 tctgcgccca tctggccgcg ctggcctttg ccatgaccgt gggttttggc accgcaggcg
    68641 cggtagccgc gttctttggt ggtgcggggc cggaaagcct gatggcgctg gtgcgactta
    68701 tcctgacctc gatcctgctg ggcgccgtgt ttctggcgct tggatacctg ctgtccgctt
    68761 tggcgagggg cgccacggcg gcagcgggtc tgtcggccgg gctttggctg gtttttgtcg
    68821 tcctttatga tctgggcctg ttgggggccg tcgtcatgga caagggcggc gcattcaccc
    68881 aatccgtctt tccatgggtg atggtggcca acccggccga cgcgttccgt ttgtggaaca
    68941 tcgccgcgac ggaaggcgtt gccatggcct cgggcatgac cggggccgca caggcgctgc
    69001 cggtctgggc cgcacccgcg tcgctgctga tctggccggt gctgggcttt gccctcgccc
    69061 ggctggcttt ccggagggtg gagccatgag acgccttgcc ctgatcgcat tgtttgcact
    69121 ggtggcctgc aaggaagagt tcgccgaggc acctgacccg gtcgatctga caccggatgc
    69181 gctgagctat ttctgtcaga tgaatgtagc cgagcatggc ggccccaagg ggcaggttca
    69241 tctggaaggc tatccggccc cgttgttttt cgcgcaggtg cgggacatgg tggcctatct
    69301 gaaaagcccc gagcgcgatg cggatatcac tgccatatat gtcagcgata tgggcgtcgc
    69361 gccaagctgg cggcagccgg ggatttcgaa ctggatcgcc gcggatggtg cgacttttgt
    69421 cgttggtgcc gatgtggccg gcggcatggg ggcgcgcgaa gtggtgccct ttgctgatcc
    69481 tgccgatgcg caggttttcg cggagaccta tggcgggacc gcgatgcgcc tgcccgacat
    69541 tcccgacgcc gaagtgcttg gccctgtcga tcttgatctg acattggaga cccccgtatg
    69601 accgccctgt cccgtcgccg ttttctgatc atttcagctg cctgtgcggc caccccggcc
    69661 atggcttcgg acgcgcattg gcgcggcaca gcccttgggg ctgcggccag cctgcggctg
    69721 gttgggctgg cggatgtcga ggccgcaccg atcattgccg ccgtcgaggg tgaggtgacc
    69781 cggctggagg atatcttcag cctgtaccgt ccgcagtcac agctgagccg cctgaaccgc
    69841 gacggtgttt tgaccgcacc cgcgcctgag ctgttggagg tattgagcct gagcagtgcg
    69901 ctgcatcagg cctccggcgg cgctttcgat cccagcattc agcccctgtg gtatgctttg
    69961 gcaacagggg caggccccgg agatctggct gccgcccgcg ctgctgtggg ttgggaacgg
    70021 gtgtttttcg atgctgcgtc ggtgcggctg ccggtgccgg gccagtcggc cctgacgctg
    70081 aacggaatcg cccaaggagc gatcacggat cggatcgccg cgctgctgcg tggctttggt
    70141 ttgcgtgatg ttctggtcga tatgggagag gttgccgcct tgggttcgcg aggcgacggc
    70201 acgccctgga aagtcgggtt ggtcgcgccg gaccagcggg ttttgaaacg ggtcgcgctg
    70261 cgtgaccgcg cggtcgcgac atcatcgtcg ctggggacgc agctgggaca gggtttgggc
    70321 cacatcatca ccccggacgg gcctgcaaac cgggacagaa cggtttcggt ttctgcccct
    70381 gacgcggtga tcgcagatgg gctgtctact gcgatatgcg cggcgcccga aagccaagta
    70441 gctgaaatct tgagatattt tatcggagcc cgtgtcgagc tgaatgtatg acgcatggtc
    70501 gcaaatctca ggtgggtcag gaaaattcac caagaacatg atattcgcga aaaacatgat
    70561 ataggtcaat tcgtgcgctg cttcgcgcag ctaggaagta aggacgcgaa ccaatctatc
    70621 cacactcgag tcgccagcca tgagccagtt gaccagcaga cgcgcttttc tgagcgcacg
    70681 tatcctacgg gaggatcctg atgcgatccg accgccgggt gcgggcgtga caggctttgc
    70741 cgatctgtgc acaggctgcg aagactgcgc cggggcttgc ccggaagaga tcatcacatt
    70801 cgacaacagc ggctttccgg ttctggatct ttccgcaggc ggctgcacct tatgcggtgc
    70861 atgtgccgag gtttgcccga ccccggcgtt gttgcccgag cgtgtgaccg agtggccgtg
    70921 gcgcgcacgg atcgaggctg caagctgcct gtcgatgaac ggggtaagct gccgcctgtg
    70981 tcaggacact tgcgaacagg aagccatccg ctttcgcctg caattgggcg ggcgggctga
    71041 accagcgctt gaaaccgaaa cctgcatcgg atgcggcaca tgttctgccg cctgccccgc
    71101 cggggccatc acgatgcacc gccccgcccc tttgcacccg gaggtgaccc aatgaatatc
    71161 tgtggctgtc ttgtccacat cgcccccgat cacaccgacg ccgcacgcgc ggcgatgacc
    71221 ggcaccgatg gcgtcgagct tcatgccgag gccgaggatg gccggttcgt cgtggttgtc
    71281 gaggatacag ccgaccggct ggcctcggaa accatcatgg atctgcacca gatccccggc
    71341 gtgatctcgc tatcgctgac ctatcaccat ttcgaagatc ccgcggaggc tgctccgcgt
    71401 cctgatgctc caagccaacc gtccagcagg aggcccatgc aatgaccatc tctgaatccc
    71461 gtcgtacatt tctgaaagcg tccgcagcgg ctgccacggc ctcggctgcc ggcattccaa
    71521 tggccgctgg ttcggccagc gcccaggccg ccgcgcccga tatccgctgg gacaaggccg
    71581 cctgccggtt ctgcggcacg ggctgttcgg ttctggtggg caccaaggat ggccgcgtag
    71641 tcgccacgca gggcgacccg gatgcgccgg tcaaccgggg tctgaactgt atcaagggct
    71701 atttcctgtc caagatcatg tatggcaagg accgcttgac cacgccgctt ttgcgcaaaa
    71761 ccaacggcga atatgacaag aatggcgagt ttgagccggt cagctgggac gaagcctttg
    71821 acgtcatggc tgccaagtgg aaagaggcgc tggccaagaa aggcccgacc agcgtgggta
    71881 tgttcggttc cggtcagtgg accgtctggg aaggttatgc ggcggccaag atgatgaagg
    71941 ccgggttccg gtcgaacaac atcgacccca acgcgcgtca ctgcatggcg tcggccgtgg
    72001 tcggctttat ccgtaccttc ggcatcgacg agccgatggg ctgctatgac gaccttgagc
    72061 acgcagatac gtttgttctg tgggggtcga acatggccga gatgcacccg atcctgtggt
    72121 cgcgtctgac cgatacgcgc ctgaccaagc cgggatgcga agtgcatgtt ctgtcgacct
    72181 tcgagcaccg ttcgttcgag ctggccgaca atggcatggt gttcaacccg cagaccgatc
    72241 tggcgatcct gaactacatt gccaattaca tcatccagaa tggcgcggtg aacgaagagt
    72301 tcgtcaagaa ccacgtcaac atcaccaaga ccgccaccga tattggttat ggcctgcgcg
    72361 acaatcatcc gctgcaacaa gaggccgcga accccaatgt cggcaagatg gagccgatca
    72421 gctttgagga atatgccgag gcggtatcgg catacacgct ggaatacacc tcggagctgt
    72481 ccggcgttcc ggcggacaag ctggagcgtc tggcccagca atatgccgac ccgaaccgca
    72541 aggtcatgag cctgtggacc atggggttca accagcatac ccgcgggtcg tgggtgaatt
    72601 cgctgatgta taacgtgcac ttgctggtgg gcaagatttc cgagcccgga aactcgccct
    72661 tctcgctgac cggtcagccg tcggcctgcg gaaccgcgcg tgaggtcggc acttttgccc
    72721 accgtctgcc tgccgacatg gttgtcatga atgacgagca ccgcaagatt tgcgaaaccg
    72781 cctggaatgt gcctgcgggt accattccgg ccaagcccgg ctttcacgcc gtgctgcaac
    72841 accgcaagct gaaggatggt gatctgaacg cctattgggt gcagtgcaac aacaacatgc
    72901 aggccgcacc gaatatcaac gaagaaggtt atcccgggta tcgcaacccc gagaatttca
    72961 tcaccgtatc agacccctac ccgaccgtca cggccgtgtc cgccgacctg atcctgccca
    73021 ccgccatgtg ggtcgagaag gaaggtgcct atggcaacgc ggaacgccgc acccagttct
    73081 ggcggcagca ggtcaaggca ccgggcgagg ccaagtcgga cgtgtggcag gtgatggaat
    73141 tctcgaaacg ctttaccgtt gaggaggtct ggggtgaaga gctgctggcc accatgccgg
    73201 agcatcgcgg caagaccatg tacgaggttc tgtttgccaa tggcagcgtc gacaaattcc
    73261 cgctgtcgga aactgccgag ggctttgaca acgacgaatc cgagcatttc gggttctacg
    73321 ttcagaaggg tctgttcgag gaatatgcca atttcggacg cggccacgcg cacgatctgg
    73381 caccgtttga aacctatcac caagcccgtg gtctgcgctg gccggtcgtg gatggcaagg
    73441 aaacgctgta tcgtttccgc gaaggctatg acccttatgt gcccgaaggt gcgggcgtga
    73501 agttctatgg caagaaggat ggcaaggcga gcatcatctt tgcgccttac gagcctgcgg
    73561 ccgaggaacc ggatgcggaa tatgatctgt ggctgtgcac cggtcgtgtg ctggaacact
    73621 ggcattcggg gtcgatgacg cgccgtgtcc cagagctgca ccgcgcctac ccagcggctg
    73681 tggtttacat gcatccgcag gacgccaagg atcgggacct gcgccggggt caggagattg
    73741 ttctgtctac ccgtcggggc gaggtcacca gccgggtcga gacccgtggg cgcaacaagg
    73801 tgccgcgcgg tctggtgttc atgccgtggt tcgacgaagg ccagttgacc aacaagctga
    73861 cgctggacgc gacctgcccg ctgtcgaaag agaccgactt caagaaatgc gcctgcaagg
    73921 tcgagcgcgc ataggcaaca aggatcgtac gggtatatcc tcatgtcttt tgccgacaaa
    73981 cccctttcgc cgcagcggcg ccggttcctg caggattcgg cgcgggcggc gggcggctgc
    74041 gtggtcgccg ggacggtgct ggcctatctg gcccgcgacg cccgcgccct gccggccgag
    74101 gctttgcgcc cgcccggcgc gctgccggaa aaggagtttc tgtcggcctg tatccgctgc
    74161 ggattatgcg tgcgggattg cccatacgat acgttgaaac tggccgagtt gggctcggac
    74221 gcggtggcga cgggaacccc atatttcacc gcccgggata ttccctgtga gatgtgcgac
    74281 gacatccctt gcgtcgctgc atgtccgacc ggggcactgg accccgcgct ggacaatatc
    74341 gatgatgcga agatgggggt cgcggttctg gtcgatcagg agaactgcct gaacttcctc
    74401 gggttgcgct gcgacgtctg ttaccgcgtc tgccccgtca ttgacgaggc gatcacgctg
    74461 gacaccacgc acaacacgcg gtcgggccat cacgcgatgt tcatcccgac cgtccacgcc
    74521 gaccgctgta ccggctgcgg catgtgcgag aaaagctgtg ttctgcctga ggccgctatc
    74581 aaagtgctgc ctgcccggct ggcgcggggc agttcggcag agcattaccg caagggttgg
    74641 gaagaaaagg ccgcgaaagg cgcgccggtg gtcgagggga tcatcgatct gccggaccgt
    74701 ttgcccggac cgggcacgga caatctggcc acgcccggcg gatttgcacc gggatatgat
    74761 ctgccggggg tgggacaatg agcgcccgca cagatatgcc cacaggtcac gaggccatcg
    74821 ccagcaaggg ctggatcggc gcgcatcgct atctgctgct gcgccgggca agccagctgt
    74881 tctttctggt tctgtttctg ctgggcccat ggttcggcat ctggatcgtt cagggcacgc
    74941 tggccgggtc gctgacgctg ggcgtgctgc ctttgaccga tccgttcatc ctgttgcaga
    75001 gcatggttgc aggccactgg cccgaaatga ccgcgctgat cggtgggctg atcgttctgg
    75061 tgatctacgc gctgatcggc gggcgggtct attgttcctg ggtctgcccg atcaatccgg
    75121 tgacggatgc agccaactgg ctgcatcgca agctggacct gccgaagggc tggcaaccaa
    75181 agcgcggcac gcgcctgtgg attctggcaa ccgtcctgct tatttcgggt ctgagcggca
    75241 tgatcgcgtg ggaactgatc aacccgatca ccatgctgca tcgcgggctg gtctttggaa
    75301 tgggctttgt ctgggccttg atcgccgcca tctttgtctt tgacgtcttc gtctcgcgcc
    75361 acggatggtg cgggcacctg tgcccggtgg gcgcgttcta tggcctgatc ggagcaaaaa
    75421 gcctgctgcg gatcagcgcc acaaaccgcg ccgcctgcga tgactgcatg gattgttacg
    75481 cgatctgccc ggaaaatcag gtgatctcgc cagcgctgaa gggcaaaccg ggaagtaccc
    75541 cgctgatcct gtcacccgac tgcacgaatt gtggccgctg catcgatgtc tgcgcggtcg
    75601 acgtctttac ctttactcac cggttcgacg accacgtcgt ccaacctttc gatccagttg
    75661 ccgcgcccga gccgcgcgcc gccagaccta tctaggggag tgccaagatg aaaaaatcga
    75721 tcgttacagg cggaattgcc cttctacccg tattattgct gagcggttgg gccgtcgcgc
    75781 aatctgctca ggttgaatcc ctgcgtggtg cggacgtgga tgagccggtg ccgctggacc
    75841 agattcaccg caatgtcgaa gggcggcagc agcgcaatta ccggcagcaa ccgccattga
    75901 tcccgcattc ggtcgaacag taccagatcg acatccgtac caaccagtgc ctgtcctgcc
    75961 atgactggac caaagccggt gaccgcaacg caccaacgct gtcgatgacc cattatctgg
    76021 accgcgaagg ccgcgaactg gatcggatcg ccggaacccg gtatttctgc aaccagtgcc
    76081 acgtaccgca ggccgacgcc ccgccgctgg tcgacaacgt gttccagccc tccgccggca
    76141 attgatccaa cgcaagactg aaaggagcac cgatatggcc gactctcctg aaaaccgcgg
    76201 cttgcttggt cgcctctgga atgcgatctg gacgccgacg gtgctgttca gttcaggctt
    76261 tcttgtcctg gccggatttc tggccggtat cctgttctgg ggtggatttc actggaccct
    76321 tgagctgacg aataccgaag aattctgtac ctcgtgccac acaatggaaa ccaacctggg
    76381 cgagtatcgc gaaacggtcc attacaacaa ccattccggc gttcgcgcga tctgttccga
    76441 ctgccacgtg ccggatgaat ggagccacaa gatcaaagcc aagatcatgg ccgtcaaaga
    76501 cgtctatcat gagttggctg gaaccatcag cacacccgag cagtacgagg cgcatcgcct
    76561 gagcatggct tcggccgtgt ggaagaagat gaaggagtcg gacagtcgtg aatgccgcaa
    76621 ctgtcacaac tttgactaca tggactttac cattcaggaa acccgcgccg cgtcggaaca
    76681 ccagcgcgcc atcgacactg gcatgacatg catcgactgc catcagggca tcgcgcataa
    76741 tctgcccgcg aattatctgg aacaatacca gaagataagc gaggccgtgg agggcgtggt
    76801 tcttcaggaa catgcttccg ccttgggcag cgacatccgc gcgtttctga acaacagctc
    76861 gaattagggt gggggcagac atgttagact tacttggaac aatcggtgcc aatgtcctgg
    76921 gcctgcccgg catactggga ctggcgcttg gaatgatgac ccgcaagcta tggttgggcg
    76981 cggtactggg ggccggtgtc ggcattctgg aaacgctggt ttttgcgggc tttcagtttg
    77041 cccatgtgga agcgctggaa ctgggcatct cggttctggt cgggctttgc gcgggcagcc
    77101 ttggcactgc catccgcctg aagggcgcaa ccgtctgaag aaaacaccgg ttctgcccat
    77161 tggtggaacc ggtattctgc cgggtcacgt ttccagcgcc aaagcgggtg tttgtaccgc
    77221 gcgcgacacg tctattgacg ttagggaagc gtttaagggg cgcggcagca acgaaaatcg
    77281 gcagggtctg attttcgcat ttccacaact tcgataaaag cgcacgaggc cctagcgcct
    77341 atgggaaaac acccttcccc attacgcgcg gcaaggcagt atgccgggcc cagttttgcg
    77401 cgtgaaaaat caatatgaaa ccgaaagcca atgatttgac aagaaaaatt caaagtggag
    77461 tggaaattcg aaacgacatc tgtcacagca gataacaagt taataatggt gtccctgcgt
    77521 catgtggata gaacgtaaat tcctctctat ttttgcttat acaaatacaa tatgttttga
    77581 ggggagtaag gggggaagga aaatgggcgg gggcgcagaa cgatgacggg ggtccttgag
    77641 gcatcgccgc gtatctcaaa agttcttcaa ctggctgatc tggaaaacca tgccacgctg
    77701 tttcggcagg aaggcgtgga tgatgatatt ctggacgagc tgacagatcc cgaactgcgc
    77761 gatctggggc tgacggttgg tgaaagaaag cggtttcgca aggcgcaggc gcgtctgaaa
    77821 tctgaggaag cttcgacccg gcaggagctt aggtcggaag ccgaacggcg gcagcttacg
    77881 ctggttttct gcgatctcgt agggtccacg cagctggccc agcggtatga cccggaagac
    77941 ctgatgcaga tcatgaatct gtatctggat acggcgatcg gcaccctgaa acagcatggc
    78001 tgtcatctgg cctacaggca gggcgacgga atcatggtct atttcggata tcccaaagcc
    78061 atggaggacg atgccgagcg cgccgttcgc gccgtgctgg agaccatcga agccgtacaa
    78121 aaccttgaaa acaggtttgg cgaaaaactg gatctgcgcg cgggaattgc caccggtatg
    78181 gttgttgtag gggtggtttc gtcgacaagt cttgggtcgc aggactttct ggtcggtgaa
    78241 actgcaaacc ttgcatcccg cctgcaaggt ctggccgagc cgggtgaggt gatcgtttcc
    78301 gcagagacgt ggcgattgac acagggcgca ttcgagttcg agccccgtgg cagccagaac
    78361 ctgaaagggt ttgacaatca gcgcaccgtc tatcgcgcca tttccgaaag cgtcgcgacc
    78421 agccggttcg atgcgcgtgt cggacagtca gccgttgatc ttgtcgcccg gggcgacgat
    78481 ctttcggtcc tgacccagct ttggaaagat gcacaggcgg gctccggcag gttcgcgttt
    78541 gtcggcggcg ccgcaggcat tggcaagtcg cggcttatca aatcgctgtc cgaaacaatt
    78601 ggcgtcaaac cctttacctt gcagtgcatt ccgcatctgg ccagccttcc gcttcacccg
    78661 atcgtgggag agttgaggcg ggtttcaggc gacaaatccg atgacagcat cagggccgcg
    78721 atttccgatt ttgttcaggc cgcctctcgt ctgagcgacg cggatttgcc tgttcttctc
    78781 gatatggccg gggtcgaaac gggcgcagcg ccggatccag accccctgaa gaaggcccgc
    78841 aagtcgctgg acgtgttgtt gcgcagcctt ggcagcctgt gtgacaggcg cggcaccttg
    78901 ctgctggtgg tggaagacgt gcactgggct gacgcaacca cgctggacgt gctggaggcg
    78961 ctggcatcag gactggacgg gttcccgata ctggtggtcc tgtcgcatcg ccctgaatat
    79021 gaaccgcctg agcattacga gggccgcgcg gcgcgcatcg atctgacgcc tttggccagc
    79081 agtgaagcct cggaactggt ccggcgcgtg gccgagccat acagtttgcc ggtcatcctg
    79141 atcaggcaga ttgtcgaaaa agccgatggc gtgccgcttt acatcgaaga gatgacaaag
    79201 gcggttctgg accagctgcc gcaagatgcg ccgatcaacg ccgaggttct ggatgccctg
    79261 agtatcccca cgacccttca ggattcgttg atgtcgcgtc ttgaccggat ggaaaacgcc
    79321 aagcccattg cgcagcttgg gtctgttatc gggcgcagtt tcacctcggc gatgatccag
    79381 gcggttgcgc aggaagacat ggatgtggaa agcgcgctga tgcagctgat ggcggctggc
    79441 gttgtgctga tcacgggcga agccggaacg gccacctata cgttcaacca cgcgctggtt
    79501 caggatacgg cctataactc gctgctgcgc gaagaccggc agaaggttca tcttaaaatc
    79561 gcacgggcct tgctggccgg acataacgca ttcggaaacc ccgcccccga taccgtggcg
    79621 catcactgcg accatggcgg gttgaaggat gaggcggtgt ccaactggtt tacggcaggc
    79681 gaacaagccc tgtcgcggtt ggcgaacctg cctgcgatct cggcgtttcg cgcggcactg
    79741 cgcaatatcg gaacgatgcc cgccaatgcc gagcgtgacg ggttcgagct tcgggtgcag
    79801 atgaatatcc ttccggctta catggcgatc tatggatggt cctccgacca ggtcggagag
    79861 acagccgccc gcgcgatgga gcttgcccat gccttgggcg atggcgaaac ccttttcgcg
    79921 gccaccttct gccgctggac caatttcttt gtcgcgggcc agatgaaccg ggcaatggag
    79981 atgggacagg ctctggacgc gatggccggt atgagtggcg atcctgtcac caacgtgctg
    80041 gcagcccgcg cgctgagttt cacgcattac ttccgcgggg agttcgcgga ttgcgagcag
    80101 cagcttgacc gtgcctttgc gctgatcacg cctgagctgg acatggccat gatgccgatg
    80161 acccagtcct cgaccacggc gtcgttgctg gccattcagg ggtgccttct gtggcagcag
    80221 ggcaagtttg atgaggcgga ggccgcacgt ctgaaagcca tcgacgtcag ccgggcactg
    80281 aaccacgcac ccaatcttgt ctatgtcatg ggcgcgtgca gcatgttcct gccctacgcg
    80341 ggcgaatggg accggctgga cgtcactatg aaagaagcgc gcaagatcgc cgatgaggaa
    80401 gggttcctgt atcttcacgc catgcaggat atctacatgg gtcttgcgca ggcgggaaaa
    80461 ggtgacatcg agggcgtccc ggcccatatc gaggcctgca tgaacctgat ctcaaagtct
    80521 ggtggaaact ttacttttcc gcagaatcag attgttctgt ctgagttgat gatcgatcac
    80581 ggggatattg atcaggccct ggaccggctt gaaaccgtgt gtacccccgg ttgggaacga
    80641 ggagaaacgc tgaacaaacc ggaatatcac cgcgtgcggg ccaaagcctt tgctgccaag
    80701 ggtgatcggg atagcgcgat tgccgagggt gaactggcat tggcgcttgc ccgcgaatgt
    80761 ggtgccgttg ttcaggaaca acgcgccgag gcacttctgg acagtttgac gaaagccgaa
    80821 tgaacgagac ggactgcccg gccaaacagg gcagcatcac caagagggat ttacaatgac
    80881 cgacgcattg gattggaaca ccgaacagtg gaatgccgtt aacaaggccg tccatgatga
    80941 agcgctgcgt gcgcgggtgg ctgcgagttt tctgccgctt tatgggccgc tgccggcgga
    81001 cacgcaatct gttcccctga acaagctggg tctggtcgac aacgcatcag gcgcggccaa
    81061 gcgtctggaa gtgaatgatt atgacaccct gcggctgacg acggtttccg tcaacgtcta
    81121 cctgaaaggc gcgcaggtgg ctgatccgga actggccgcg gccatgatca tgttccgccg
    81181 ggccgccgcc gtcgtggcca aggtcgagga tgacatcgtt ttcaacggcc agccaggcag
    81241 cagcgaagcg cccaaacatg ccggtggcgc acctgcggat ctaccgccga tctataccgt
    81301 cagcggtggc ggcaaatacc cggggctgct ggaggctggc gaaggtcaat ccatatcgat
    81361 caacgggaag aaaaaaccct gttccggccc cgaggttttc gaggccgtgg tcgcgggcat
    81421 caacaagctg gaagcgcatg gataccttgg gccttttgcc tgcgtgatgg gcaatgggct
    81481 gtttcaggcc gtgaccacgc cgatcgaaaa ctcgatggtg ctgccgcgtg acagtattct
    81541 tccgttcctt gacggcccgc tgctgcgatc gggcaccctg cccgcaaaca aggcagcact
    81601 tgtatcgctg caaggtgcgc cggtcgagat tgtcgtgcct tcggatatcg cggtgaagta
    81661 tctgcaaacc tcgtctgacg gtgagcacat cttccgcgtg cagcagaagt tccacctgag
    81721 gatcaaggaa gcacaggcga tctgcaccat cacgtgctga ccggagatct ggtcatgcga
    81781 gaattcacag accggggtgt gacattgcgt tggtccgaat tgatcaacgt aaatgggtta
    81841 aatcgggtgc tgatcgaagc cggacccgcc gtgtcttcgc atgacgtggt ccgcgtgatc
    81901 tgttccgaag atggcggccc cgaacgcgcc attcgcggct ggcccttgca atgcgacccg
    81961 atgacggggt ttcagcagtt tgcagccatg ctgccatctg tgacccagga aaagacattg
    82021 acctggcgac cggtgctgac gaccggtggt cgcgaatatg atcccggccc cggaaaggcc
    82081 cccgagcctg cgccgccaag cccggcaaag cctgtcacgc aaatgcccgc gcttgaacac
    82141 gttggcaggt ttgtggtgcc gttcaccgac gagttctatc cgtcaggtga aacaccggac
    82201 ggcatctggc tgcatttcgg gatcaaagag ggcggaacgg ttgaaggacc tcatctgaag
    82261 gggacgatcg atccgctggg gggcgactgg atgcgcgtgc ggtccgacgg agttgggctt
    82321 ttgcacgccc gagcgcttat tcaacccgtt gaagggggtg cgccgatcct gtttgaagat
    82381 accggcgtgt gtgactttgg tccggatggg tttgccgggc tggcgaaggg caatctgccc
    82441 gcctcagccc cggtccggct tgcgccgcga tacctgacgt caaacccgaa ttatgcctgg
    82501 atgaacaggt tgcaggggtt cggcatcggc gaagccagcc tgtccgatat caccctgcgc
    82561 tttgacgtct atgccgcgaa aggaacatcc gatggctgaa aaggttgtca tattgggcgg
    82621 tggcgtggcc ggaatgagcg ccgcgcatga gctgatcgag cgcgggtacg aggtcgagat
    82681 tcacgagcgc cagctgatcc ccggcggtaa ggcacgcagc atccccgtga tgaagggcga
    82741 aggcgatcac gggtccaagg cgaaacacat caaggcgctt gaacaatggg ccgagatgga
    82801 cggtgccagt tatcctccag gcgtgaaacg cccctggttg cccggcgagc acgggttccg
    82861 gttctttccg aatttctacc gccatatcac cgatacgatg gcgcgcacgc cctattacgg
    82921 caaaggcacc tgttacgata atctggtgtc caccactcag gttctggtca gccagtttga
    82981 cgacccaggc atcatcgtac ccgaacggtt tccccgcacg ctgaaagacg tggccgacgc
    83041 gctcaagacg gttgcattca cgctctcgcc ccgtgaccag atcgcctatg aggatgtcga
    83101 acatttcatc gcctgcatgt ggcgcatcgc gacatcctgc aaggaacgcc ggttcgatga
    83161 atatgaacgc atcgggtggt gggacttcat cggtgccgaa caacgctcgg aagcgtatca
    83221 gaagtttctg gccattggcc tgactcgttc gctggtggct gcgaaggcga caactgccag
    83281 tacaaagacc gtgggcgaca ttgccgttca gcttcaactg ggtatcgcga cgcccgagcc
    83341 gcatggcaac cggctgttga acggtcccac caaccttgtc tggatacagc cgtggctgga
    83401 ttacctcaaa agcaaggggg tcgtgtacaa gttcaactca aaggtcacgg gcatcgactg
    83461 cgaggatggc cgcatcgtca gcgcgacggt tgaacaggat ggcgaagaaa agcaggtcac
    83521 cggggactgg ttcatcagtg cgatgccgat cgaacggatc gctccgctga tcacccctgc
    83581 gatgacggca atcgacccgt ctctggccaa gctgcccctg ctggccgaag atgtgcaatg
    83641 gatgaacgga attcagttct atctgacaaa ggatgttgaa ctgacgcacg gccatgtcat
    83701 tttcattgac agcccatggg ccctgaccgc ggtttcgcaa aaacagttct ggtcggccat
    83761 caactttgaa aactgggcag aaggcaagac caagggtttg ctttcaatag atatttcgga
    83821 atgggacaag ccgggcctga acggaaaaac cgcgcgtgat tgcagccgcg aggagattgc
    83881 gcaagaggtt tgggaacagc tcaagcggag cgtcaacgtg gatggccaga ccgtcctgcg
    83941 cgacgaggac atgcattact ggttccttga tccggatatt gtgcaggatc ccaacgaccc
    84001 caagcgccaa accaatgtgg agccgctgtt ggtcaatcgc atcaacagct ggcggttgcg
    84061 ccctgaggcg gccacattaa tcccgaactt catgctggcg tcggattatg tgcgcaccta
    84121 caccgatctt gccaccatgg aaggggcgaa cgaagcggcg cgccgggcgg tcaatgccat
    84181 cctgcaacgc ggtggatcaa aagctgagcc ctgccagatc tgggacctgc acgagccgga
    84241 tatcctgaaa ccgctgcgcg cctatgattt tgcccgttat caggccggcc tgccctggga
    84301 caaccggttt gcggttgcgg tcgaagccgc gctgaggatg ggacaggatt ccgtgggtgt
    84361 tgagcgtggc ggcgaagggc cgcttgccgt cattgcgaaa ccggctacgg aatattcaaa
    84421 acccggcggg attaccgaag accctgcgat tgcggacgcg ttgcgcatga tctgccctcc
    84481 gaaagagctg tttgacctga tggtggccta cgagccgacc gctgatcttc cgatcccggg
    84541 agaggagatt gcagaggatg ttgcctttga tctgggccgg gacagcggcc agacgggggt
    84601 gttgtccaaa gccttgccgt tgacggattc acctttttcc gccaccggac caaaccttgc
    84661 cgagacgggc aggaacgaga ccaaaacccg tgtgatcatc acccagaagg gatgaccctg
    84721 tggccactgg cacagcacat ctggatcctg cggcacagca ggactttctg aaaaccctga
    84781 cctcatacgg ggatcgggcc cgtgagacgc ttttgcaact gctgccgacg ggcgaaccgc
    84841 aggcctatct gtacgggccg atgcgggatt acatcgaaac ctcgggcaag gggttgcggc
    84901 ccgcgctgtt gctggccaca tgcgaggctt tcggcggtga cagcgaaaac gcacgggtgt
    84961 ctgccgccgt tcttgaactg ctgcacaacg catttctgat ccatgacgat atcgaggatc
    85021 aaagcgattt caggcgcggg cgcgaatgta tgcacaagcg gcttggggtt cctctggcga
    85081 tcaataccgg cgacgggatg caatcgctgg ccctgcgcct gttgcgccag aaccttgggc
    85141 cgctgggccc tgaaacgggt atacgcgtgg tggacgagtt cgatcacctt ttgcagcagt
    85201 ccattgaagg tcaggcgctg gagcttggct ggatacggga caaccggctg aacgtggatg
    85261 catcggatta tctgacgatg tgtctgaaga agacctgctg gtacagtttc attcacccca
    85321 tgcgcatcgg ggcgctgatt gcccggccac atgatgtggc gtcaggcgcg cttaatctgg
    85381 acgatttcaa cgcgtttggg ttttttctgg gggccgcgtt tcagatacag gatgatgttc
    85441 tgaacctcgt gggctcgcag gacaaatatg gcaaagagat cggcggggac atttacgaag
    85501 gcaaacgcac gctgatgctg gggcggctta gcttgcaggc ggatgagccc gaaaaagcgc
    85561 gcctgtcgga gatgctgtca aacccgcgtg acaaccgttc gacgcaggat gtcagctggg
    85621 ttctggatcg catggatcac tatggctgca tcagatatgc acaggacgcg gccaatgact
    85681 tgctggcctc ggcccgtcag gagtttgcgc aggtttttgc agccaccgaa gaggtgccgc
    85741 gcgcgtttct gggtcatttc atggactatc tcgtaacccg tcaggtttga gcgcccgcca
    85801 cctcatacat cacgacgatc gaggtttgca ctgtgcctgt gcaggcaatc cgaccgtgat
    85861 attcgccggg atcggcgagg tccggcacgg ttacaatgac ggcaacatct gttgactcgc
    85921 cggggtttag ctggatttgc ggggggacaa cattgacccg gtttgccgga agagtgtcgc
    85981 cgttccggtt gatcaggtcg cccggttcga actgtagtgc gacgggcccg ccatcgtttg
    86041 gtgcgtcaaa ggacagcaat atggtcgcgg tgccgccggg gtggcaggtt ttgcggcacg
    86101 caaatggccc ttcaagcggc tgttgcgcgc cccgttcagc cccaagcacg cggcgggcaa
    86161 tgtccgagat cggttgcgca tccggctgtg gcgcgatcgg gctgaccgga agtggcgtgc
    86221 taacgtatgg ttttcgttcg aaataaggca tgcctaactg tgcacctgtg gcgcggatca
    86281 gtaaatggga aatttaccgg atccgcgcga caaacacacc gcgttattat ttgcctttcc
    86341 agaccggatc gcgtttttca gcaaatgcac gcgcgccttc aagctggtcc tcgctggaat
    86401 agaggacatc cacgctgcgc agttgccgtt tggtgatgcg gttcatggcg tcctgaaact
    86461 tggcgtcttc ggcatcgcgc acgatttcct tgatggccgc atagaccagc ggcggccctg
    86521 acgccagcag tcgggcgagg tcccacgcgc ggtccatcag ctgatcagcg gcgacaatct
    86581 cgttcaccag accccagcgg ttggcttctt cggcatcaaa ccagcggcct gtcagaagca
    86641 gctccatcgc gatgtgatag ggaatgcgct tgggcagttt gacgctggcg gcatccgcaa
    86701 cggtgcccga gcggatttcc ggcaaggcaa aagtggcgtg gtcagctgca aggatcatgt
    86761 ctgctgacaa ggccagctct agcccgccgc cgcaggcgat accgttgacg gcggcaatca
    86821 cgggtttgtt caggtcgcgc agctcttgca ggcctccgaa cccgccgacg ccgtaatctc
    86881 cgtccaccgc gtcgccgtcg gcggcagctt tcagatccca gccggggcaa aagaattttt
    86941 cgcccgcgcc ggtcaggatg gccacgcgca ggtccgggtc gtcgcggaac tcggcaaaga
    87001 catcgcccat tctgcggctg gtgatcagat caatcgcgtt tgccttgggg cggtccagcg
    87061 tgacctcgag gatcgaacca tcgcggcggg ttttgatcgg gtccatatct caggcctttc
    87121 ttatcagggc gtccacggca acagccttgt ccggcgtgca caggagcggg ttaatctcga
    87181 cctcgctaag cgtgtcggca ttttgcatga cataggtctg aacggcctcg accgcggcaa
    87241 caatcgcatc catatcagcc gccggttggc cgcgatagcc cgccagcagt ggggcgatct
    87301 tcaattgacc gagggcggag cggatgtctc cgggcgggct gggcaccagc aaggataccg
    87361 tgtcgcgcag cagttcggtc agcacgcccc ctgccccaaa ggtcagaaca aacccatggg
    87421 cgggatcacg caacacgcca atcagaagct cggcaacggt tccggtgacc atctcttcga
    87481 tcaggatgtc ttcggtgccg atatcagccg cgacagccgc gacgtcgccg gcccggatgc
    87541 ccagccgaac ggcgctgtgt tcggatttat gcgcaagccc gacacccttg acggcaaaag
    87601 ggccttccat ctggtccgct gcggcacggg cagcttccgc gccccgcacc gtccggtttt
    87661 gcgggatgcg taggccgcat tccgccagcg ccgccttcga ggcgccttcg gtcagggttt
    87721 gggttggttc catcataccc ggttgcaaaa cgggcgcagc ggatggggcc ttgacctgcc
    87781 ctgcggcgcg ggtcgcagat agcgcctcgc gcaggcccat gaaggggaca acacccccgg
    87841 ccatcagctg ttgtgcgatg tcttccggca atagttccgg caaggtggcg acaatcgcaa
    87901 accgggcgcc ggtttctgcc cgtacgttca gcgctgcctg cgttgcgcag gcccaatcgg
    87961 tggagtcggt ggtcgggtag tcgacgatcg agaatgtcat gtcgatatcg tcgccggtca
    88021 tgcccgacca ggctcgcgtc atcgccagct cgtcacgcca gatataggtg tgataatcca
    88081 gcgggttgtt cagtgcgacc atgggcccga gcgcgccgcg caggcgggtc agcttttcac
    88141 cgctcagtcg tgtaaattgc aaccccgtgc cgacagccat atcggcaata aggctcgcct
    88201 cgccccccga acagctgatc gaggagatgt tgccccccgg cagcggcccg tagcagtgca
    88261 gcagtttgag tgtttcaagg aagtcgggca gtgccgaaag gcgtggaatg ccaagccggt
    88321 caagcagcgc ctgcgccccg gcatcgctgc ccgccagcga cgcggtatgg gaaacggtcg
    88381 ccgcttgcgc ctgttccgat gcgccgacct tgagggcaac cagcgggacg ccctttgcat
    88441 gggctttggc ggccagcgct tcccactcgc ggatgttctt gaagccttcg atatgcaggc
    88501 ccactgtggt cacgcgcggg tcatcgatca gggccgaggc gatctgcgcc tgactggtct
    88561 gagccatatt tccgcaggtg accatatagg caatcggcag cccgcgtttc tgcatggtca
    88621 ggttgatcga gatgttcgag ctttgcgtca ggatcgccac gcccttgtca actggcacaa
    88681 ccccgtgctg atcgggccac agcaatgccc cgtccagcgc gttgatgaat ccatagcaat
    88741 tcgggcccag aatgggcatg tctccggccg cggcgatcag ttgatcctgc aaatccccgc
    88801 cggtgtcgtc ctcggccaca gcctcggaaa agcccgaggc gaagcagacg gcgccacccg
    88861 cacccatgct ggacaggact tgaaccgctt caatcgtggc atggcggttg atgccgataa
    88921 aaaccgcgtc aggtgcgttg ggcaggtctt cgatccggcc ataaaccttg tggcccgcaa
    88981 tgtccgaagc tttagggtgg accggccaga tctgaccggc atatcccatg cgttcggatt
    89041 gtaggataac ctgttggcac catgcaccgc cgccaatgac agcgatggat ttcgggcgca
    89101 gcagccgggt caggtctttg gtcatggtca ggcgcccagc ggacgcagaa gatcgcggct
    89161 gatgatgtgg cgctgaatct cgctggtgcc gtcccagatc cgttcgaccc gggcgtcgcg
    89221 ccaaaaccgt tcgatcggga aatcatccat caggcccatg ccgccgaaga tttgcagcgt
    89281 cgtgtcggtg acccgcgcca atgcctcgga ggcatagagc ttggccgagg cgatctcgcg
    89341 gtttgcgggc aggttctgat ccagacgcca agcggcggca agggtcagcc aatcggcggc
    89401 gtcaatctcg gtgatcatgt cggcaatctg gaagccaacg ccctgaaact tgccgatggg
    89461 ctggccgaat tgcttgcgct cggcggcgta attcagcgca tagtcaaagc agcgccgcgc
    89521 gcgcccgacc gagaaggccg caaccgtcag acgggtcgcg taaagccatt cgttcatcac
    89581 cgcaaaaccg ccatcgacct cgcccagaac ctgcgcatcg gacaggcggc aattgtcgaa
    89641 atacaggata cagtttttat agcccctgtg gctgacggat ctgtagccgt cgcgtacttc
    89701 aaagcccggt gtgccgcgat ccaccaggaa agtggtgatg cgttttttgg ggcctttcgg
    89761 ggtctcatcc acgccggtgg caacgaatac aataaagaaa tccgcgtgtt ccgcgcccga
    89821 gatgaagtgt ttcgatccgt tgacgaccca gtcgccaccg tcgcgcaccg cctgacattt
    89881 catgccgcgc acgtccgatc cggcatccgg ttcagtcatc gccagcgcgt ccatcttttc
    89941 cccgcgcaca gcaggcagca gatagcgttc gcgctgttca tcgttgcagg ccatcaggat
    90001 gttctgcggg cggccaaaga aatgcgtcag cgccatcgac ccacgaccca gctcacgctc
    90061 gaccagtgta aaatccagat gcgacaggcc cgcgccgcct acttcttcgg ggaagttgca
    90121 agcatagaac cccagatcga tacatttctg cttgatctca ttgccaagct ccagcgggac
    90181 cgttccgctg cgttccaccg cgtcttcatg cgggtagatt tctttttcta caaagctgcg
    90241 gaccgtcgaa acgatcatgt cctgttcttc tgtcagacca aactgcatgg cgcgtgttcc
    90301 ctggatcggt ggttgaccaa ccaaacgcca tcgctcatgg tcgcggcatg cagagataga
    90361 tcagtttcat gccaaattcg aaaatattat tgcagcagta caatgtcctg ctgttcaacg
    90421 ggttctcgaa ccattgcctt gcgaacatgg tcgaaccgtt gcgtgcggca aacaccctgt
    90481 cgcggcaggt gttatatgcg tggcgcttct gttcgcttga cggcaaccct gttcaaagct
    90541 ccagcggcct tgtcgtcacc ccgaacgggg ccatcggcga tcaacagggg gattttcttg
    90601 ttgttatgcc gtcatatgga tacctgaagc tggatacgcg gtcgaccatg cgtgccgtgc
    90661 tggctgcggc caagaaacac aagcacctgg ccgggctgga tacgggaagc tggctgcttg
    90721 ccagcgccgg attgctggat gaccacaggg caaccattca ttgggacgaa ttttcgcggt
    90781 tcgaagaaag gtttccggcg gtagaggccg tgcaggaacg gttcgtcatc gatggcaacc
    90841 gtctgacctg ttccggggcc atggcagcct tcgatctggc cctgaccctt atccgccggg
    90901 atcacggccc gctgctggcg atggaggtcg agcacctgtt catgagccgg aacgggcgtg
    90961 gtcattatga cctgcctctg aaatccgagg acacgctggt caatcgcgca ctgaccgtca
    91021 tgcaggcgca tcttgaagca ccgctgtcag tccggagtgt ggcccggaaa atcgggtgtt
    91081 cgcaaaaacg gcttgaaacg cgtgttcagg cggaactgaa aacaactccg caagcgctgt
    91141 accggcgtct gcgcctgaac cgcgcgcgca atctggccga ggatacggaa caatccatcg
    91201 ccgagatcgc ggggcgctgt ggatatgaaa acgccagcgc catgacccgc gcgttcaagg
    91261 ccgaattcgg tcaaacgccg accgcatttc ggaatggaaa cctgtcgggg cgatgagccc
    91321 ggactggcgg gaagccgttt gttgcttttc acaacctgca ataaagcatg cggttttctg
    91381 atatcactcc agcgaaaccc acagaatcct ggcgtcttcg tcgctggtcg agatacagcc
    91441 atggcccatt ccactgtcgt aatacagtga atccccggcc ttcatgggca agggtcggta
    91501 atgttcggaa aggaaaatca gctcgccgct gagtacatac atgaattctt cgccagagtg
    91561 ccgaatccaa gtgtcgaact cggatacatc ccgcgccttg atcgttgcga tatagggcag
    91621 catccgtttg ctggtcagtt cggaacacag cagttcgtga tgataggtgg gcgtggtctt
    91681 gaattctccc tcgccttttg gagtgaaatc gcggcgaccc gagatgcccg actgacccga
    91741 ttgcaggaac agctgtggcg tgctcatgtc gagcgcctgt gtcaggcgcc gcacgatttc
    91801 aaaactgggc cgtgtctggt tgttttcgat cttagacaga gtggaccgac caatacccgc
    91861 agcacggcca gcctcttcca aagtccagcc ttttgatcgc cgcgcatcgc gaatggagcg
    91921 gcccaaagcc tcgccttcgt ccggttcttc cagcccggaa acatcgtttt ggctttcatc
    91981 gaccatggat ttccccctgt ttttcaaagg ctacaggttt tcccatacat acgcaacttc
    92041 ttgaataaga gatttatgtt gccctattgg atcattttcc actattggaa acaaagtttc
    92101 gtactgagga ttcggaaccg aaggagggga taatgttcaa aacgtcgctg aatgaggctg
    92161 acccggtaat cgccgcgtcg atcgcgcgcg aaggaatacg tcaggcggaa cagattgaat
    92221 tgatcgcgtc cgagaacatc gtctcgaaag ctgtgatcga ggctcagggc tcggtcctga
    92281 ccaacaaata cgccgaaggt tatcctgcgc gccgctatta tggcgggtgc gaatatgtcg
    92341 acgaggtcga agtcgaggcc atcgaaaggc tgaaacagct gttcggttgt gaatacgcca
    92401 acgttcaacc ccattccggc gctcaggcga acggggcggt caaactggcg ttgctgagcc
    92461 ccggtgacac catcctgggc atgtcgctgg atgcgggcgg acacctgaca cacggtgcaa
    92521 aacctgccca atccggcaag tggttccggc cggtacaata cggtctgacc caagccggcc
    92581 tgatcgatta cgaccaggtg gccgagctgg cccgggcgga aaagcccaag ctgatcatcg
    92641 caggcgcatc ggcctattcc cagaagatcg actttgtccg tttccgcgag atcgcagatg
    92701 aagttggtgc gtggttgctg gcggacatgg cgcatatcgc gggtctggtc gcaactggcc
    92761 tgcacccttc gcccattggg cacgcgcata tcgtcacctc aaccacccac aagacactgc
    92821 gcggcccgcg gggcgggatc attctgacca atgacgaagc gctggcgaaa aagatcaact
    92881 ctgccgtatt cccgggcttg caaggtggac cgctgatgca tgtgatcgcc ggcaaggcgg
    92941 ttgcattcgg agaggcgctg aagccggagt tcaaagaata catgcagcgc gttgtcgaca
    93001 gtgcatcggc tttggccaat gtcatgatgg cgcgcggatg tgacatcgtt tcgggtggca
    93061 ccgaaaacca cctgatgctg gtcgatctgc gcccgatcgg tgtgaccggc aaggatgccg
    93121 aggccgcgct ggaacgtgcc gggttcacct gtaacaagaa cagcgttccg ggcgatcccc
    93181 agaagcccac catcaccagc ggcatccgtc tgggcactgc cgccgggtgc agccggggtt
    93241 ttggccctga agagttcaaa cagatcggcc atctgatcgg cgatgttctg gacgcgttgg
    93301 cgcagtcgcc cgaaggcgac gcggccatcg aaaaagaaac ccgcgaaaag gttcgcgcgc
    93361 tttgcgcaag ccacccgatc tactgaaagt gcgcgaaatg aacacctacg atctgattgt
    93421 catcggaggc ggaccgggcg gctatgttgc cgcgatccgc gcggctcagc tgggactgaa
    93481 agttgcctgc gtcgaagggc gcggcgctct tggcggcacc tgtctgaacg tggggtgcat
    93541 cccctccaaa gcgttgctga cctcctcggc caaatatgcc gagcttgcac atctctcctc
    93601 ccacggtgtt gcggtcgagg gggccagcat caatgtcggc gcgatgatgg agcgcaagga
    93661 caagatcgtg ggcgacctga ccaaaggcat cgcattcctg ttcaagaaga acggcgttga
    93721 cctgatcgaa ggttgggcca gcatcccttc agtcgggcag atcaaggttg gcgctgacat
    93781 ctataaggca aagaacattc tgatcgcgac cgggtcggaa cctacctcgc taccggggat
    93841 cgagattgat gagcaggacg tcctgagttc gaccggcgcg attgcgatgg aaagcgtgcc
    93901 ggatcatctg gtggtggtgg gcgcaggtgt gatcggtctg gaacttggtc aggtctgggc
    93961 gcgtctgggc gcgaaagtca ccgtcgtcga atatctggac cgtgtgctgc ccggcataga
    94021 tggcgagatt gcgaaactgg cgcagcgggc gctggccaag cgcggcctga agttccagct
    94081 tggtcgggca ttgaaatccg tcaacaagac cgcggccgga ttgacgcttg ctctggatcg
    94141 ggttggcaaa gacaaggaag aggtgatcga ggccgacaag gttctgatcg ccgtcggacg
    94201 ccgaccggta acgcgcgggt tggggctgga agaactgggg atagcctgcg acccgcgcgg
    94261 atttattcag gtggatgaca cattctgtac cgctgttccc ggcatctatg ccattggcga
    94321 ctgcgttcca gggccgatgc tggcgcacaa agccgaagag gatggcgttg cctgtgtcga
    94381 gatgctggca ggcgaagcgg gacatgttga ctacaatacc gtgcccggcg tggtttacac
    94441 cgaccccgag gtcgcctcgg tcgggctgac cgaagaagcc ttgcaagaaa cgggcattga
    94501 atacgtggtc gggaagtttg ccttcatggc caattcgcgg gcgcgctcga ccggcgagac
    94561 cgacggggcc gtcaaggtgc tggccagttc cgaaggcaag atcctgggcg cgcatatttg
    94621 cggtgcgcat gggggagatc tgattgccga gctggttctg gccatggcca agggcatcac
    94681 cgtcgccgag gtcgcagcca cctgccatgc ccacccggcg atgggcgagg ctgtgaaaga
    94741 agcctgcctt gacgccatgg gccgggcaat tcacgcgtag cggggaccag ccagatgacc
    94801 atccagctaa gaccacgtca cccggaaaaa gccaaaaatg ccgacagcgt cattccgcgc
    94861 aaacccaagt ggatacgcaa gaaaaaaggc gacagctccg cctattacga aacccggcgc
    94921 ctgatgcggg atcacaatct ggcgacggtc tgcgaagagg cggcctgccc caatatcggc
    94981 gagtgttggt ccaagcgcca cgcaaccatg atgattatgg gcgaggtctg cacacgcgga
    95041 tgttcgttct gcaacgtatc gactggccgc cccgacgcgc tggacgcttt cgaacccggt
    95101 cgcgttgcag cggcggtcag gaagctgggc ctgcgccatg tcgtcatcac ctcggtcgat
    95161 cgcgacgatc tggccgatgg cggggccgag catattgccc agaccattcg ggcggtacgc
    95221 caccaaaacc ccggcaccac ggtcgaagtt ctgacccccg attttctggg caagggcgac
    95281 gccgccaagg cagtctttga cgccgcaccg gacgtgttca accacaatct ggaaaccgtg
    95341 ccgcacctat atccgaccgt ccgtcctggc gcgcggtatt acacgtcgct gcggctgctg
    95401 gatgatgcca agcgcgccaa tccggaacta ttcaccaaat ccggcctgat ggtgggcctg
    95461 ggggaaacac tcacggatgt gcgtcaggtc atggatgatc tgcgtgcagc gcaggtcgat
    95521 ttcctgaccg ttggccaata tctgcaacca accccgaaac accatccaat tgaccggttc
    95581 tggacaccgg aagagttcgc ccagctggaa cagattgccc ggtccaaggg ctttttgcac
    95641 gtgtcagcaa ccccgctgac ccggtcgtcg ttccatgcgg acgaagattt cgctgctctc
    95701 aggcaggctc gccagcgggc tatcgccaaa ggggcataaa ccaaacgcaa atgggaggga
    95761 atccatggaa gcgttaaatt caatcgtagg cgccatcaat ggcgtcgtgt gggggccgct
    95821 gatgctggtt ctcatccttg gcgtcggctt cttcctgcag gtcggactga aattcatgcc
    95881 gatcctgcgc attggcatgg gcttcagcct gctgttcaaa ggccgtgaag gtcagggcga
    95941 agggcagatc agcccgttca acgcgttgat gacttcgttg tcggccacca tcggtacggg
    96001 gaacatcgcc ggtgttgcca ctgctgtctt cctgggcggt ccgggcgcat tgttctggat
    96061 gtggatgacc gccctggtgg gcatggccac caaatatgcc gaggctgtct gcgcggtgaa
    96121 ataccgcgaa aaggacgagc tgggcaactt cgtcggcggc ccgatgtact acatcaagaa
    96181 cggtctgggc gcgaaatggg cgtggctggg tgttgccttt gccctgtttg gcgcagttgc
    96241 ggcctttggc attggtaacg gcgtgcaggc caatggtgtt gcacaggttc tggaatcgaa
    96301 tttcggagta aacacctcgg tcaccggtgt cgctctgatg gttctgaccg ccgctgttat
    96361 tctgggtggt atcacccgta tcggtgcggt cgccggtaaa ctggttccgt tcatggcgat
    96421 tgcctatatc gttgccggac tgctggtcct gatcatcaac atcggcaaca tcggtcatgc
    96481 gctgtcgctg gtcttcacct acgccttcac cccatcagcc gccgaaggtg gtttcgctgg
    96541 tgcagccgtc tgggccgcca tccgctttgg tgtggcgcgc ggtgttttct cgaacgaagc
    96601 gggtctgggt tccgctccga tcgcgcacgc ggcagccgag actaaaggcc cggtcaatca
    96661 gggcctgatc gcgatgctgg gaacgttcat cgacactatc atcgtctgtt cgatcaccgg
    96721 tctggcgatc atctcgtcag gtgcttggac atcgggagaa tccggtgcgg cgctgacctc
    96781 gctggcgttc gagaccactc tgccgggtat cggcgggtcg atcatcgcca tcgctctgtc
    96841 gatctttgct tttaccacca tcctcggctg gtccttctat ggcgagaaat gcgtcgagtt
    96901 cctgctgggc gtgaaatccc tgcttcccta ccgcatcctg tggatcatcg cgatctactt
    96961 cggtgcaacc gcggatctgg gctttgtctg gctgctggcc gacacgctga acgccatgat
    97021 ggccattccg aacctgatcg ccctggccct gctgagcccg atcgtcttca agctgacgaa
    97081 agagttcttc gcctcgggcg gcaagtccga agagccgggc ggcgcgcctg ccgaataagc
    97141 ttggtctgac ttgaaaccgg ggggccattc cggccccccg cctttaaaaa cagaattcca
    97201 tatctcgagg agagacgtga tggtcacgaa aatcctgctg cccattgatc acaccgacga
    97261 ccgttcgtgg aaaaatgccc tgccagtcgc cttggaacag gccaggttct acggggctga
    97321 actgcacgcg gttgccgtta tccccgagat catccagctg ccgaaccttc ccgcaaacta
    97381 tggtgccggt gccaaagacc acgtgcgaaa tgcggttcag gccattctgg atcatggcaa
    97441 cgcatcggac gtgcctgtcc atgttgaaga aggcagcgtt taccgtgaaa tcctcaagcg
    97501 cgcctacaag gacggctttg acctgatcgt catggcctcg accaagggtg attttccgaa
    97561 ttatgaaatc ggtccgaacc tggcccgtgt cgtgcgcaac gcgcattgca ccgtcatggt
    97621 tgttcgcgac cagtcccgtt gagtgaaagg ttggatcaat gaccgagatt agacgcacgc
    97681 cgctttttgg gcttcacgtt gagttgggcg gcaagatggt tgattttgcc gggtgggaga
    97741 tgccagttca gtatccgctg gggatcatgg gtgaacataa gcagtgccgc gagaaggcgg
    97801 cgttgtttga tgtgtcgcat atgggtcagg tgattttgcg gggcgaggat gtgggcgaga
    97861 agctggaagc tctgtgtccg caggcttatg cgacgctgaa ggaaggcaag gcgcggtacg
    97921 ggttcttcac caatgccgaa ggcgggatca tggatgacct gatcgtgtcg aacgcggggg
    97981 atcattactt tgtggtggtg aacgcggcgc tgcgccatca ggacattccg catatgcgcg
    98041 ccaatctgga cggcgtcgaa gtgaccgaga ttttcgaccg cgcgctggtc gcggtgcaag
    98101 gccccaaggc cgaggacgtg gtgggcgcgc tctgccctgc ggtgcgcgac ctcaagttca
    98161 tggaaactac gattgccgac atcctgggtg tcgaatgccg catctcgcgg ctgggataca
    98221 cgggcgagga cgggtatgag atctcgatcc ccgaggacaa ggcgatcgag atcacccggg
    98281 cgttccttgc gcatgaggat tgcgaaccgg cgggtctggg cgcgcgtgac agcctgcggc
    98341 ttgaagccgg tctgtgcctt tatggcaatg acatcgatca gagcacctcg ccggtcgagg
    98401 ccagccttgg ctgggcgatg cagaagcgcc gcaaggaaga aggcggcttt ccgggtgcgg
    98461 aacgtgtgca gcgcgaactg gccgaggggc ctgcgcgcaa gctggtgggc atcaagcccg
    98521 acggccgcgc ccccgcgcgt cagggcgtgg aagtgcaatg ccttgagggc aataccatcg
    98581 gtcagatcac ctcgggcagc tttggcccca cggtcggcgg cccggttgcg atgggctatg
    98641 tgtccgcggg ccatggcgag ccgggcgaga aggtcaacct gatcatccgg ggcaaggcgc
    98701 aaccggcgca gattgtggcg ctgcccttcg tcaaacaaaa ttacaagcgt tgaagtcagg
    98761 agagagagac atggcaacct attattccga agagcatgaa tggctggcgg tcgacggcga
    98821 cacggccacg ctgggtatca ccaaacacgc ggccgagcag ctgggtgagg tggtctttgt
    98881 cgagcagcag gaggtgggcg acgagttcga gaaggatggc gagatcggcg tgatcgaatc
    98941 cgtcaaggcc gcctccgagc tttacgcgcc ggttgatggc gagattacgg aagtgaacga
    99001 ggcgctggct gacaaccccg gcgcgctgaa cgacgacccc gagggcgagg cctggatcta
    99061 caagatcaag atcgccgatg ccgcgcagct ggaagatctg atggacgaag ccggctacaa
    99121 ggccttcatc ggctaaatcc ggcccggagc cccagagacc ggggctcccc gcttcatctt
    99181 tttccaaata ctcccgccgg aggctcctgc cgtctccgcc ggacctgacc tatccttgag
    99241 gagcgctgca atggccttca aactgaccga ctacgaagcc tatgacttcg ccaatcgccg
    99301 ccacatcggg cccagcccga ccgagatgcg cgacatgctg caggtgatcg gcttcaagac
    99361 gctggaccag ctgatcgacg ctaccgtccc gcccgcgatc cggcagaagg aaccgctgga
    99421 ctggggcccg gcgatgacgg aacgcgatgc gctctttcac atgaagcagg tggcgggcaa
    99481 gaacaaggtt ctgacctcgc tgatcggtca gggatattac ggcaccacca ccccggcgcc
    99541 gatcctgcgc aacatcctgg aaaacccggc ctggtacacg gcctacacgc cctatcagcc
    99601 cgagatcagc cagggccggc ttgaggcgct gctgaacttc cagaccatgg tcagcgacct
    99661 gaccgggctc gatgtggcca acgcgtccct gctggacgaa gccacagccg cagcagaagc
    99721 catggcgatg gccaagcgcg gcggccggtc caaggccaat aacgcggcct tcttcgtgga
    99781 tcgcaactgt catccgcaga ccatcgcggt catcaaaacc cgcgccgaac ccttgggcat
    99841 cgacgtgcag gtgggcgatc ccgatcagct ggatgcaggt gccgtctttg gcgcgatctt
    99901 ccagtatccg ggcacccatg gccatgtgcg cgacttcacg aacgagatcg cggcgctgca
    99961 tgaacataac gccatcgccg ttgtcgccgc cgatatcctg tcactggcgc tgctgaaatc
   100021 ccccggcgag atgggcgcgg atatcgccat cggctcgacc cagcgctttg gcgtgccgat
   100081 gggctatggc ggcccgcacg ccgcgtatat ggcgaccacc gacaagctga agcgctcgat
   100141 gccgggccgg atcatcgggg tcagcatcga cagccgcggc aacaaggcct accgcctgtc
   100201 gctgcaaacc cgcgagcagc acatccgccg cgaaaaggcg aactcgaacg tctgcaccgc
   100261 gcaggcgctg ctggccgtca ttgcttcgat gtatgcggtc tatcacggac ccgacggcat
   100321 caaggcgatc gcgcaatcgg tgcaccgcaa gacctcgcgc ctggccgccg gtctggaaga
   100381 ggcgggattt gcggtcgaac ccgaggtgtt cttcgacacg atcacggtcg aggtcggtca
   100441 tctgcagaat gtcgttatgg aggccgccgt ggcccgtggc gtcaacctgc gcaaggtcgg
   100501 cgagacccgc gtgggcatca gccggacgaa cagacccgcc ccgagaccat cgaggcggtc
   100561 tggggtgcct tcggcatcga ccgcaaggat gacagctcga acaagcaata ccgcctgccg
   100621 gattacgcgc tgcgcgaaag cgcgtacctg acccacccga tcttccacaa gaaccgggcc
   100681 gaggccgaga tcacccgcta tatgcgccgt ctggccgacc gcgacctggc gctggaccgg
   100741 gcgatgatcc cgctggggtc ctgcaccatg aagctgaacg ccacggtcga gatgatcccg
   100801 gtcacctggc ccgagttcgg caacctgcat cctttcgtgc ccgaagatca ggcgcagggc
   100861 taccatcaga tgattgcgga tctgaacgac aagctgtgcc agatcaccgg gtatgacgcg
   100921 atctcccagc agcccaactc gggcgcgcag ggcgaatatg cgggccttct gaccatccgc
   100981 aactatcact tcgcccgcgg cgaagggcag cgcaatgtct gcctgatccc gacctcggcc
   101041 catggcacca acccggcctc ggcgcagatg gtgggctggc aggttgtgcc ggtgaaatcg
   101101 gatgacaagg gcaatatcga tctgaatgac ttccgcgaga aggcggaaaa gcattcggat
   101161 catctggccg cgtgcatgat cacctatccc tcgacccatg gcgtgttcga gaccaccgtg
   101221 caggaggtct gccagatcac ccatgatcac ggcggtcagg tctatatcga cggcgccaac
   101281 atgaacgcca tggtcgggct ggcacgtccg ggtgacattg gcggcgatgt cagccacctg
   101341 aacctgcaca agaccttctg catcccgcat ggcggtggcg gccccggcat gggtccgatc
   101401 ggcgtcaagg cgcatctggc cgagcatctg ccgggccacc cggaatatgg caccgccgtg
   101461 ggtccggtct cggcggcacc ttcggctcgc cctcgatcct tcccgtctca tgggcctatg
   101521 tgctgctgat gggcggcgcg gggctgacgc aggccaccaa agtggcgatc ctgaacgcca
   101581 actacatcgc ggcgcgcctc aaggacgcct atccgatcct ctacacctcg gaaacgggtc
   101641 gggtggcaca tgaatgcatc ctcgacacaa ggccgct
//
