# Supplementary material for: Decoding coral resistance to eutrophication through the association of hyper‑efficient denitrifiers as key microbial allies
Source: Nat Commun. 2026 May 19;17:3938. doi: 10.1038/s41467-026-72571-w (PMC13187470; doi:10.1038/s41467-026-72571-w)
Supplement: Supplementary file 21 — Source Data [file 41467_2026_72571_MOESM21_ESM.zip › Source Data/FigureS7/AF3_AF3_2_denitrification.gbk]

LOCUS       AF3_2                 101677 bp    DNA              UNK 01-JAN-1980
DEFINITION  Genus species strain strain.
ACCESSION   AF3_2
VERSION     AF3_2
KEYWORDS    .
SOURCE      .
  ORGANISM  .
            .
FEATURES             Location/Qualifiers
     CDS             complement(209..1159)
                     /gene="melD_3"
                     /locus_tag="AF3_03567"
                     /inference="ab initio prediction:Prodigal:002006"
                     /inference="similar to AA sequence:UniProtKB:O34706"
                     /codon_start=1
                     /transl_table=11
                     /product="Melibiose/raffinose/stachyose import permease
                     protein MelD"
                     /db_xref="COG:COG1175"
                     /translation="MEGKTVISRIQKTVRPGETRARRSLYLQYMVEPFFYLSPAILLIG
                     AVIMVPLIIGISYSFQSIELLKPFASGWIGFENYVDLWRDRKFWIAMENTLFWTFWSIT
                     FQFLLGLGLAMLLNTQFYGKKLFQALVFLPWAVPTFLSALTWAWLFNPVIGPLPHWLAA
                     LGILSEPYNILGDPKLAIWGPITANIWFGVPFFAITLLAALQSIPGELYEAAEVDGATP
                     WQTFTKITLPFLAPMIAITVMLRTIWIANFADLIYVMTGGGPANSTQILSTYIFTTAFR
                     KLDFGYASTIAVALLLILLIYAVILLWLRKKLVKI"
     gene            complement(209..1159)
                     /locus_tag="AF3_03567"
                     /gene="melD_3"
     CDS             complement(1141..2400)
                     /locus_tag="AF3_03568"
                     /inference="ab initio prediction:Prodigal:002006"
                     /codon_start=1
                     /transl_table=11
                     /product="hypothetical protein"
                     /translation="MKKLLAGMTAAAVFMGSASYAETTLKLVEVITSPERTEVLQGLVD
                     EFEANNPDVTVEIVSLPWGNAFEKLATMVAGGDIPDVVEMPDTWQALYAGSDQLVSLKD
                     HVAGWEHGASLTDKTVAMGSQAGDLYMIPYGFYLRAMFYNKKLLAEAGIDAPPTTMEEF
                     KAASAAVSELEGKYGYCLRGGPGGTNGWIMFAAAMNGTNEFFTEDGVSRINEPGSVEGI
                     QFMIDMYQNGYAPKDAVSWGFNEIVAGFYSGTCAFLDQDPDALIAIAERMPAEDFAVIP
                     MPVGPSGKAFPTIGFAGWSIFNATEHEDEAFDLVAALSTPEANATWAKRVGVIPIHKGA
                     DQDPHFQTEQFKGWFEELNGEQYVPTTMPTNLEQWGYFGSTLLLETSQEALLGQRSAQD
                     VADEWAEFLTDEHAKWKAKQ"
     gene            complement(1141..2400)
                     /locus_tag="AF3_03568"
     CDS             complement(2436..3587)
                     /gene="mdeA_2"
                     /locus_tag="AF3_03569"
                     /EC_number="4.4.1.11"
                     /inference="ab initio prediction:Prodigal:002006"
                     /inference="similar to AA sequence:UniProtKB:P13254"
                     /codon_start=1
                     /transl_table=11
                     /product="L-methionine gamma-lyase"
                     /translation="MSDYRDLATRLATIFPEEAGSVTPPIVQTSLFTFDNYQSFEDRMA
                     GRSETAIYTRVENPTVAAFETLMAEAEQGQAAVAFASGMAAISSTLLAFVKPGDRIACV
                     EHVYPDSFRFMERILRPFGVHIDYHAPERFENDPDLLADVTVAYLESPGSIVFEAMDLR
                     RVAEHARRHNVLTMIDNSWASPVFQRPLSLGIDIVIHSASKYISGHSDTVAGVVVASRD
                     HIARIRDLTLPLLGAKLAPFEAFLLTRGLRTLNARMMQHQATANTFVDRLATVPQVRRV
                     NSPGANDVPGLTGRSGLMSVEFDDSVDIAKLSDALNLFRLGVSWGGFESLILPARVGLA
                     QAGEQNSMHKFGVSPNLVRLSLGLESAEDLWADFASALAESTA"
     gene            complement(2436..3587)
                     /locus_tag="AF3_03569"
                     /gene="mdeA_2"
     CDS             complement(3580..4329)
                     /locus_tag="AF3_03570"
                     /inference="ab initio prediction:Prodigal:002006"
                     /codon_start=1
                     /transl_table=11
                     /product="hypothetical protein"
                     /translation="MVKRTPLKEKAESVGNTLKVLPAGSSGRDVLEALSGMIEAEGLKV
                     GDRLPPEIEIANQLGIGRAKVREALTSWQNMGIVVRNKKAGTRLAAEVSANTIHLPLTL
                     KLEAESLLRTHAVRRPLEIEAARLAALNCSDAQRLLISARVAELIAVHSAGEDWRPADY
                     RFHAALHEACGNPLFGQLIRQIQKAFHEVYDTPFGQPHLGQASIPIHAQLAEAVVAGRA
                     DEAARIIGEIMDMVEAEVLEIMESQNV"
     gene            complement(3580..4329)
                     /locus_tag="AF3_03570"
     CDS             4751..6490
                     /gene="prsD"
                     /locus_tag="AF3_03571"
                     /inference="ab initio prediction:Prodigal:002006"
                     /inference="similar to AA sequence:UniProtKB:Q7ANN4"
                     /codon_start=1
                     /transl_table=11
                     /product="Type I secretion system ATP-binding protein PrsD"
                     /translation="MKPEHRVSAAPRHELRNVRNQGIAFLALAFLFSIFVNLLMLTGPL
                     FMLQVYDRVLGSRAVETLTALFLLVALLYALMAMLDFARGRIVARFGARFQSQLDERVF
                     EATLRRSLMPQIRSAPATALRDLESIRNLCSSPVLLAVMDIPWTPVFLGAIFLFHPLLG
                     WLAVTSGVLLVVIALLNQALTSRKVAEAQSAAARANAFAEHARQAAEVVRSQGMQADVT
                     KRWLDQRSNALRQTISASDWTGSFTSLTKSLRLFLQSAMLALGAWLVLQNEMTPGAMIA
                     GSILLGRALAPVEQAVGQWGMIERARTAWTSLSRFLDQTPPEEQRIRLPIPKAQLEAKS
                     LTVIPPGATTPTLRNVNLKLQPGKALGVIGKSGSGKTTLAKALLGLWNPAAGEIRLGGA
                     TLDQYDSSDLGSHIGYLPQQVTLFNGTVAENIARMSENPDSEAVVAAAKKANAHDLILS
                     LEKGYGTFLEGNDSQLSGGQKQRIALARALYGDPVLLILDEPNSALDADGTEALNAAVR
                     GLKAAGKAAIIMTHRPQAISECDDLAVVEKGQVVRFGSRDEVLGAMVQNAGAIKRKLSP
                     VGE"
     gene            4751..6490
                     /locus_tag="AF3_03571"
                     /gene="prsD"
     CDS             6490..7806
                     /gene="prsE_3"
                     /locus_tag="AF3_03572"
                     /inference="ab initio prediction:Prodigal:002006"
                     /inference="similar to AA sequence:UniProtKB:Q7ANN5"
                     /codon_start=1
                     /transl_table=11
                     /product="Type I secretion system membrane fusion protein
                     PrsE"
                     /translation="MAKNTTKKQAQAWSMRIPALVGFAALAILVGGLGLWAVKTRLAGA
                     IVSSGVIEVQSNRQVVEHPDGGVVGEIFVRDGDVVASGEMLLRLDDTFLLSEQTIVEAQ
                     LFELLVRRARLQAERDGLSSQELSAQLHEVQEEYSIDPDLIVGQQNLFDARVETMSKQH
                     EQLKKQLVQIESEIEGTQAQLVSLRRQVELIEDELEDQQSLLKRGLTQTSRVLALQREE
                     ASLTGEIGRLEAAVARLKGQIASTEIQIVELTATRREEAITTLRDVQAQIAELSERRLS
                     LSERMARLDIRAPVNGTVYGSQVFALQSVIQPGEPMMYVVPQDTPLLVAARVDAIHVDQ
                     LHVGQPVALRFPAFNQRETPELDGQVKNVSADTFTDEQSGFTFYRAEVIMNDGEMDRLN
                     GQELLPGMPVETLIKTDERTPLSYLVKPLADYFNRAFRE"
     gene            6490..7806
                     /locus_tag="AF3_03572"
                     /gene="prsE_3"
     CDS             complement(7815..8822)
                     /locus_tag="AF3_03573"
                     /inference="ab initio prediction:Prodigal:002006"
                     /codon_start=1
                     /transl_table=11
                     /product="hypothetical protein"
                     /translation="MRYIIALVFLWFPAVTLAQIWEDRQVFNAEADEAHIRVISSTDTF
                     LFEPMISGFIKENPDISVEYMVTGTADIDRIVRAAPEDFDIVISSAMDLQLKLANDGYG
                     RVIDDISLPSWAQWHRSLFAFTFEPATIVINRAAFSGAPIPETRQQLIEALRMRPDSFR
                     GRVGTYDIRQSGLGYLFATQDARASETFWRLMEVMGGLDVRLYCCSGDMIDDLVKGEIA
                     VAYNVLGSYADARAGHKDTLEVILPSDFQTTMMRTAMVLEGTPVPEFAASFVRHLVSSQ
                     SSRAGGSHTLPPLAPYDTDEERETIGLDPALMTFLDRLKRRRFLAEWESAVIQR"
     gene            complement(7815..8822)
                     /locus_tag="AF3_03573"
     CDS             complement(8801..10168)
                     /gene="sasA_8"
                     /locus_tag="AF3_03574"
                     /EC_number="2.7.-.-"
                     /inference="ab initio prediction:Prodigal:002006"
                     /inference="protein motif:HAMAP:MF_01837"
                     /codon_start=1
                     /transl_table=11
                     /product="Adaptive-response sensory-kinase SasA"
                     /translation="MPPDPNVSGSLRNRLVLTLIGGAAILAFLLFVAVRNYAAQVALQG
                     QDNILGASVASILDAAALREGVLEVDIPYAAFAMLSTPADDRIFYSIFQDGSFLSGYED
                     FPPTIGPHDGKSLFRFSQIRGETIRQVSASRTLVGLDKQTELVVALGQTQDALAETLDQ
                     ISRNAAILGVGFFALAAALSFWATSSTIGQLNRLTTSVTRRGPQDLSPFKKPVPREMAP
                     LVASLNSLMGRLDQSLSQSEDFIAEAAHRVRTPLATVRSYADATLQRVEKEENREALRS
                     MVRAIDESSRAAGQLLDHAMITFRADHLEREDIDLNALVRDLVQRLTPIAEMKDLSLSL
                     CGDPQVMYSGDPILIQNAVRNMIDNALKYAPADSSVRIEVTSEPRVQIRVKDRGTGFPI
                     NEIDTLTRRFERGKNASGTIGSGLGLTIARDVATAHGGTLDLSNRQGGGACVTLSL"
     gene            complement(8801..10168)
                     /locus_tag="AF3_03574"
                     /gene="sasA_8"
     CDS             complement(10158..10826)
                     /gene="tctD"
                     /locus_tag="AF3_03575"
                     /inference="ab initio prediction:Prodigal:002006"
                     /inference="similar to AA sequence:UniProtKB:P0CL17"
                     /codon_start=1
                     /transl_table=11
                     /product="Transcriptional regulatory protein tctD"
                     /db_xref="COG:COG0745"
                     /translation="MKFLLVEDNLDLANAISSRMRLDGHVVDNASTLGDATAFVETQEY
                     DLILLDIMLPDGDGRDFLKRHRASHLDTPVIVLTARSQVSDRIGSLDLGADDYVTKPFD
                     HAELEARCRAVLRRKSGNTKTTIEVGGIVFDPLAGHLTVGDETVSLRNRELRLLELFIS
                     APGQVFSKQKLTDRLFSYDDDVSDNAIEVYVGRLRKHLEPSDLKITTLRGLGYRLDHAS
                     "
     gene            complement(10158..10826)
                     /locus_tag="AF3_03575"
                     /gene="tctD"
     CDS             10935..11915
                     /locus_tag="AF3_03576"
                     /inference="ab initio prediction:Prodigal:002006"
                     /codon_start=1
                     /transl_table=11
                     /product="hypothetical protein"
                     /translation="MTTFALGRRALIAAVAAVGLAGPVLAEDQLVDSIHFLIPGGAGGG
                     WDGTARGTGEALTNAGLVGTASYENMSGGGGGKAIGYLIENADSNHGTLMVNSTPIVIR
                     SLTGVFPHNFRDLTLVSGTIGDYAAIVVGKDSPINSMSDLLAAFDADPGNTAIGGGSVP
                     GGMDHLVAAMVMEAAGKDALGVKYIPYDAGGKAMAALLSGEIAALSTGFSEAVDLANAG
                     EVKIIGVTSADRVDAAPDAMTMKEQGIDTTFVNWRGFFAAPGLPEDKLAAYQAAIAKMY
                     DTPEWEEVRARNGWVNIHNSGDDFRSFLEQQEQQIGDLMKKLGFL"
     gene            10935..11915
                     /locus_tag="AF3_03576"
     CDS             11981..12463
                     /locus_tag="AF3_03577"
                     /inference="ab initio prediction:Prodigal:002006"
                     /codon_start=1
                     /transl_table=11
                     /product="hypothetical protein"
                     /translation="MALDRWIALILLGVCITYGYAAWFTMDSSLPPFMQRNPIWPSTFP
                     KVLSILGIITATIILLGFEKAEPSEPEIDYRRLGDYHLGQAIMLLVLMGVYALCLRPVG
                     FLISTSAFLILGSFILGERKWHLMFLVALIATGTVWYLVQEVLGIYMRPLPGIFGG"
     gene            11981..12463
                     /locus_tag="AF3_03577"
     CDS             12465..13976
                     /locus_tag="AF3_03578"
                     /inference="ab initio prediction:Prodigal:002006"
                     /codon_start=1
                     /transl_table=11
                     /product="hypothetical protein"
                     /translation="MLEGLLIGLQTAFSLQNLLMVVAGCLIGTFIGMLPGLGPMSIIAI
                     MIPVAISMGDPSAALILLAGVYYGAIFGGSTSSILLNAPGVAGTVASSFDGYPMARQGK
                     AGKALTIAAIASFAGGTFGALLLMVFAPALSSVALLFHSAEYFALMVVGLSAIAAFAGT
                     GQVAKAIIMTILGLIMATVGEGALFNMPRFTMGIMDLQSGFGFITLAMAMFALPEALFL
                     VLKPKDLKGEEGEIKDLRISREEAKAIAPVIGRQSIQGFFIGVLPGAGATIASFLGYAV
                     ERNIAPKAEQDEFGKGSIKGLAAPETANNAACTGSFVPLLTLGIPGSGTTAILLGALIA
                     LNVTPGPRLMLDEPQIFWAVIMSMFIGNLVLLILNLPLIPYIAKVLSVPRNYLIPFILF
                     FTLMGAYIGQNNATELLILVGFGVCATALKFADYPLAPLLIGFILGGMMEDNFSRSMQL
                     YDGIAFIWERPMTLGLLVIAALLVLLPSYRARRAQARAEGVAEGD"
     gene            12465..13976
                     /locus_tag="AF3_03578"
     CDS             13969..15153
                     /gene="yfdE"
                     /locus_tag="AF3_03579"
                     /EC_number="2.8.3.19"
                     /inference="ab initio prediction:Prodigal:002006"
                     /inference="similar to AA sequence:UniProtKB:P76518"
                     /codon_start=1
                     /transl_table=11
                     /product="Acetyl-CoA:oxalate CoA-transferase"
                     /db_xref="COG:COG1804"
                     /translation="MTDPLAGIRVLDLTNVLAGPYCCYQLALMGADVIKVERPDGGDLA
                     RVLGADPARNKAGMGISFLAQNAGKKSVTLDMKSEKGKALLKRLVQSADVLVENFRPGV
                     MDRLGLGYEVLRNVNPNLIYCAISGFGQDGPRRGDPAYDQIVQGISGVMSITGAPDTAP
                     YRVGYPLADTVGGMTAAFAVAAALNANPRGTYLDVAMSEAVISTMGWVVSNFLVGGVTP
                     GAHGNENTSSAPSGTFATLDSPINIAANRDEQWQALARCLGRDDLLDNADYATREDRKR
                     NRHALRTELERTLKTKAAAEWVSELNALGVPAGQVLTVPEALADPQLYDRGLIGSLQVH
                     GEQMQLAGSPVVMDGTRRMPQIAPPNLGADNKAVWSEIGLTDAEIDALRREGII"
     gene            13969..15153
                     /locus_tag="AF3_03579"
                     /gene="yfdE"
     CDS             15150..15917
                     /gene="citZ"
                     /locus_tag="AF3_03580"
                     /EC_number="2.3.3.16"
                     /inference="ab initio prediction:Prodigal:002006"
                     /inference="similar to AA sequence:UniProtKB:P39120"
                     /codon_start=1
                     /transl_table=11
                     /product="Citrate synthase 2"
                     /db_xref="COG:COG0372"
                     /translation="MNDVSDWWATSIIDMEPGRIDLRGEPIQNLIGRLGFAEMIWFMVR
                     GDHPSKAQSRLFEAALVAAVDHGPQAPSIATARMAVTCGLPLNNAMASAVNMLGDIHGG
                     AGEQAVELYHFVGLYPGTLEQAINARIESHGKILPGFGHRFHTPTDPRAPRLMELVAEA
                     VKTGACDGQVMRIAQQIEAELARRKGKPVPMNIDGATAVIYAELGFAPPLARGLFCLSR
                     SVGILAHAWEQMQQGGRNKGPTPPSYRWTYQPG"
     gene            15150..15917
                     /locus_tag="AF3_03580"
                     /gene="citZ"
     CDS             complement(15914..17110)
                     /gene="ackA"
                     /locus_tag="AF3_03581"
                     /EC_number="2.7.2.1"
                     /inference="ab initio prediction:Prodigal:002006"
                     /inference="similar to AA sequence:UniProtKB:P37877"
                     /codon_start=1
                     /transl_table=11
                     /product="Acetate kinase"
                     /db_xref="COG:COG0282"
                     /translation="MTHVVTLNAGSSSMKFGLFEVTEDDPIMVCTGVVERIGEPEPTVK
                     ARSSGGGVLANGTAGDIHDHAAALDWVLNLLSRAFPSCEVTAVGHRIVHGGPEIDTPLP
                     LTAAALEELDKLSPYAPLHQPHNLAGVKAAMERFPNAAQIACFDTAFHRNHPWENDVFA
                     LPREYYDKGVRRYGFHGLSYEYISDHLAKTAPLLHAGRVVVAHLGNGASMCAMIGGRSV
                     GSTMGFSSLDGLPMGSRCGQLDPGVLLYLMDQEGLSASEISDLLFRKSGLLGLSGLSSD
                     MRTLEKADTRESRQAISYFTFRIRRELGAMAAILGGIDALIFTGGIGENSRLVRDRVCS
                     GMGWLGIELDPDANADNDRIISTDLSRVVAMVIPTNEELVIARAAADLLTNRSHRKSA"
     gene            complement(15914..17110)
                     /locus_tag="AF3_03581"
                     /gene="ackA"
     CDS             complement(17415..19592)
                     /gene="yhgF"
                     /locus_tag="AF3_03582"
                     /inference="ab initio prediction:Prodigal:002006"
                     /inference="similar to AA sequence:UniProtKB:P46837"
                     /codon_start=1
                     /transl_table=11
                     /product="Protein YhgF"
                     /db_xref="COG:COG2183"
                     /translation="MDRIARTIATEINARSEQVGAAIKLLDDGATVPFVARYRKEATGG
                     LDDTQLRLLSERLTYLRELEARRETVLNSIKDQGKLTEDLSQSIARAETKAQLEDIYLP
                     YKPKRRTKAMIARENGLEPLVDAILADRNCDPETLAAAYLTEAVTTTRDALNGARDILT
                     ERLTENAALLGELRSFMQREALLSAKVIEGKEKDGAKFSDYFDHAELWADVPSHRALAM
                     LRASKEGIVTLDIAPEPEFGAARAETIVAAHLQTRGTGPADAWLRKVAGWTWRVKLSLS
                     MMVELMADLRSRAQDEAIQVFSRNLKDLLFAAPAGAKATLGLDPGIRTGVKAAVVDATG
                     KVVATDTFYPFQPKNDLRGAQASILNLISAHQIELIAIGNGTASRETEKLVADTLALLP
                     KTVKAPTKVVVSEAGASVYSASELAAREFPDLDVSLRGAVSIARRLQDPLAELVKIEPK
                     SIGVGQYQHDVDQHRLSQSLDSAIEDVVNAVGVDLNTASAPLLSRVSGLGPAQAEAIVT
                     HRDLNGPFLSRKDLLSVARLGPRAFEQCAGFLRIRDGSEPLDASSVHPEAYDIARRVVA
                     ACGRDIRNIMGHNGALKGLRAEQFVTQDFGLPTVRDIFAELEKPGRDPRPSFVTASFTD
                     GIEEITDLKPGMVLEGTVTNVAAFGAFVDIGVHQDGLVHVSQLADRFVKDPHDVVKTGQ
                     VVKVRVVDVDVPRKRIGLTMRKQSGGGHRRA"
     gene            complement(17415..19592)
                     /locus_tag="AF3_03582"
                     /gene="yhgF"
     CDS             complement(19693..21906)
                     /gene="rcsC_6"
                     /locus_tag="AF3_03583"
                     /EC_number="2.7.13.3"
                     /inference="ab initio prediction:Prodigal:002006"
                     /inference="protein motif:HAMAP:MF_00979"
                     /codon_start=1
                     /transl_table=11
                     /product="Sensor histidine kinase RcsC"
                     /translation="MIEHLTDPSDSVDRQNEKLRKIAEALMRRVEESTDASGAAYAQFQ
                     RAAVLEQEVRARTNDLERALELLNDSNARLAQANKDTEAARADLANAIETVQEGFALFN
                     RDEKLVLCNSRFGLHMPDIQERLSPGLSFAEYVELVSRSGFLSLPETMTPTDWAKSRLD
                     RHTDDHVVFNVRLVGNRWSQVSEHRTPDGGTVILQTDVTDIMRIERQERDRILDDKARL
                     IRATLEHIEQGVCIFDNKHRLIGWNNRASELLAIPIAQFQTGTRFESLSNRLGANIRFQ
                     KGVTEADLLNWVTRQTYRRPLQFQMHRGRSKILSVFAQEMPDRGFVISFTDVTAERKSA
                     QALYEAKELLEQRVTSRTMELADALNEAERANASKSRFVAAASHDLLQPLSAAKLYVAS
                     LGSGLDKDDARTVAGKAESALNSVEHILEALLDISKLDSGRATAHLSTITVSTLFSQME
                     DAFRPVAQAKGLELSFVDTNARVTSDASYLRRILQNLLSNAIRYTEVGKVLVGVRRRKG
                     AIALQVWDTGIGIASDQRDLVFQEFQRLHSDASAAEGMGLGLAIVERACGLLQHPIQLY
                     SEVGKGTGFSVEVPLAQEEQTICSSGPAAHDPGSKVLGNTVVLLIENDENLRSALTMTI
                     ESWGVEVLESESEDEAINLLREIDILPDAIVADFQLNHDRTGVDAIHALTHEFGPLPGC
                     IISANRSPELAERCKRANLPLLYKPLDAQLLRSTLESSIARRN"
     gene            complement(19693..21906)
                     /locus_tag="AF3_03583"
                     /gene="rcsC_6"
     CDS             complement(21910..23079)
                     /locus_tag="AF3_03584"
                     /inference="ab initio prediction:Prodigal:002006"
                     /codon_start=1
                     /transl_table=11
                     /product="hypothetical protein"
                     /translation="MDQAVGWATARTGATGIVKTAFVRYDTGQALGVLERQIGAEPLAL
                     VILFVSPNADAAAVIAKAEQVFAPTPVVGCTTAGELADSGYCEDQIVAIGLPQSHFDTR
                     TVLVSDLNDFEAESIINEMIHNRNAMMVTAPDWSHEFTFLMIDGLSTKEDALTSELAVG
                     LGPVPLFGGSAGDGTRFGRTYVLHQGKALSNAAILTQVRTRCPIKVFKTDHLVPTTRRM
                     VVTKADPAKRIVEEINAEPAAREYARILGKDPEQLTTFTFAAHPVVVQIGGQHHVRAIQ
                     QVAGNGDLVFFSAIDEGLVLTLAEPRDMVEHLEEEIGLLTEKRQPDTILGCDCILRRLE
                     AQEKQKTREISDILARNHVVGFSTYGEQYNSIHVNQTLTGVAIYPPEKE"
     gene            complement(21910..23079)
                     /locus_tag="AF3_03584"
     CDS             complement(23125..23805)
                     /gene="lnrK"
                     /locus_tag="AF3_03585"
                     /inference="ab initio prediction:Prodigal:002006"
                     /inference="similar to AA sequence:UniProtKB:P94439"
                     /codon_start=1
                     /transl_table=11
                     /product="Transcriptional regulatory protein LnrK"
                     /db_xref="COG:COG2197"
                     /translation="MLADSIVRSGFEKVLIVDDHPLFCDALSMTLQSVAQIGEIHTADR
                     LEGAMELLSGGLKPDAVMLDLNLPDVEGLDGLVRLKAAANAPVIVVSSMTDNRVVSQVI
                     QAGASGYVPKHSQRDVFRLAFETVHSGKVFVPEGCVLINVEEDEHAGAVNRLATLTNQQ
                     ARILQLICEGKLNKQIAYDLSIAEPTVKAHVTAIMRKLGVQSRTQAVLIAKKASFASVL
                     QDQG"
     gene            complement(23125..23805)
                     /locus_tag="AF3_03585"
                     /gene="lnrK"
     CDS             23987..24535
                     /locus_tag="AF3_03586"
                     /inference="ab initio prediction:Prodigal:002006"
                     /codon_start=1
                     /transl_table=11
                     /product="hypothetical protein"
                     /translation="MELSDSRVIAAPRSKVWDALLSVEVLKECVPGCQEMTGSVDDGFE
                     ATVVQKVGPVKATFKGAVTLSDIVTLESVKLSGEGKGGAAGFAKGAADVSLSDVPEGTL
                     LTYTVDARVGGKLAQLGSRVIDGVARKMADRFFENFQNAVEPEKTPDPETSDQVQAEPS
                     AEDKGGEAKKGWFKRVLGG"
     gene            23987..24535
                     /locus_tag="AF3_03586"
     CDS             24564..25046
                     /gene="coxS_2"
                     /locus_tag="AF3_03587"
                     /EC_number="1.2.5.3"
                     /inference="ab initio prediction:Prodigal:002006"
                     /inference="similar to AA sequence:UniProtKB:P19921"
                     /codon_start=1
                     /transl_table=11
                     /product="Carbon monoxide dehydrogenase small chain"
                     /translation="MKISMTVNGKAVCGEVEGRTLLSGFLREQLSLTGTHVGCDTAQCG
                     ACVVHVNGQAVKSCNMLAVEADGADVGTIEGQANADGSLNVIQQAFQDHHGLQCGFCTP
                     GMVMSAAALLKDNPRPSEAEIRKYLEGNLCRCTGYHNIVKAIMAASGQDVGSIAAE"
     gene            24564..25046
                     /locus_tag="AF3_03587"
                     /gene="coxS_2"
     CDS             25127..27487
                     /gene="cutL_2"
                     /locus_tag="AF3_03588"
                     /EC_number="1.2.5.3"
                     /inference="ab initio prediction:Prodigal:002006"
                     /inference="similar to AA sequence:UniProtKB:P19913"
                     /codon_start=1
                     /transl_table=11
                     /product="Carbon monoxide dehydrogenase large chain"
                     /translation="MPKDSGIGASSKRREDVRFLTGAGNYTDDINVRGQAYVYFLRSDI
                     AHGRINSVDTSTAEGMPGVVRIFTGKDFEGVGGMPCGWEVTDKHGAPMQEPPHPILAQG
                     KVRHVGDPIAAVVADSLEQARDAAEAIDLDIEELPAVIDMKSAAQEGATLVHDDLKNNI
                     CYDWQLGEADDAKVNDVFANAAHVTKLDLVNNRLVANPMEPRVAVAEYSRGTDEYTLYT
                     TSQNPHVIRLLMCAFVLGLPEHKVRVVAPDVGGGFGTKIFHYAEEAFCTFAAKACNRPV
                     KWTASRSEAFMSDAQGRDHVSTIELALDADNNFIGLRTNTYANLGAYLSTFSSSVPTWL
                     HGTLMAGNYKTPVIQVNVKAMFTNTVPVDAYRGAGRPEATFQLERVIDKAARELGVDPI
                     ALRRQNFVTQFPYDTPVALTYDTGDYNGTMDKLEAAADLAGFAARRVKSEANGKLRGLG
                     VNCYIEACGIAPSNIVGMLGARAGLYDAATVRVNATGSISVMVGAHSHGQGHETAFPQV
                     VADMIGIDESMVEIVHGDTSKIPFGMGTYGSRSLAVCGSAMVKATEKVIDKAKKIAAHL
                     LEASEADIELKDGQFSVAGTDKSVAWGDVTLTAYVPHNYPLEVEPGLEETAFYDPANFT
                     FPAGAYACEVEVDPDTGQVTIEKFTAADDFGNIVNPMIVDGQVHGGIGQGIGQALLENC
                     AYDENGQLLSASFMDYAMPRADDVPFYSVDHSSQTPCTHNPLGVKGCGEAGAIGSPPAV
                     VNAVLDALNSGGKAVDHIDMPMSPSRVWTAMHG"
     gene            25127..27487
                     /locus_tag="AF3_03588"
                     /gene="cutL_2"
     CDS             27583..28374
                     /gene="coxM_3"
                     /locus_tag="AF3_03589"
                     /EC_number="1.2.5.3"
                     /inference="ab initio prediction:Prodigal:002006"
                     /inference="similar to AA sequence:UniProtKB:P19920"
                     /codon_start=1
                     /transl_table=11
                     /product="Carbon monoxide dehydrogenase medium chain"
                     /translation="MYNFEFEKPSTIADAVAALAAEDAQALGGGQTLIPTLKQRLAAPS
                     KLVSMGGIAEMQGVCVDDDGSVSVGGATPHAVVARDAAGSYPALAALAGQIGDPAVRNR
                     GTIGGSVANNDPAACYPAGVLGSGATVVTNARQIAADDFFQGMFTTALDEGEIITSIRF
                     PVPQAASYQKFLQPASRFALVGVYLARFTDGVRVAVTGASEDGVFRWSEAEQALNKEFR
                     PDALMDLRINPANMIADLHGSKKYRAHLVSVMTKRAVEACM"
     gene            27583..28374
                     /locus_tag="AF3_03589"
                     /gene="coxM_3"
     CDS             complement(28572..30398)
                     /gene="opuD"
                     /locus_tag="AF3_03590"
                     /inference="ab initio prediction:Prodigal:002006"
                     /inference="similar to AA sequence:UniProtKB:P54417"
                     /codon_start=1
                     /transl_table=11
                     /product="Glycine betaine transporter OpuD"
                     /db_xref="COG:COG1292"
                     /translation="MSIPDPFTDVEIKTADAGFYENYSVPIALISKAIMVALVLWALVF
                     PANANGTLGSLNGRLLELFNSFYIVIVGLFLVFLAVVAAIPSTGRRVMGTPGEKPEFSN
                     FSWFSMMFGAGLGVGLMVFATAEPLGLWGSNPEVVSEAVVGNTPEALQSAYRYTFLHYG
                     FHAWAIYVVTGLSLAYYAYTRDMPLTIRSALTPLFGRFVNGFFGHVVDVLGVVATILGV
                     SVTIGYGVSQFIDGLYAITGMEWVMDLGGEVPTPSKVGLIAGLVIIMSLSIISAVSGVG
                     RGVKYLSNLNLVLSIILLGTFIVFGSFVFAMTTYGTAMVDYILHILSLSFNAYGPLSVE
                     AFAAALPAEAQAHANDLMGGATNAWGSFDGFKSGLEGAAAELDEATLAAVYAAGEQGRQ
                     FGWQSGWTTFYWAWWIAFSPFVGLFLARISKGRSVREFIVGCVFAPALVCFAWMTVLGG
                     TAIDLELAGAAEGAIIGASNTNKLFVTLSYMIDGGLLSMLNVMCVILIMTFLVTSADSG
                     ILVMNTIMSGGSQETGIKHRIIWGVILTAVIGALILAAGENNPMDALRNAMIIGALPFT
                     AVMGLMCIALAKALFRDSQRDKHAATGAQAAE"
     gene            complement(28572..30398)
                     /locus_tag="AF3_03590"
                     /gene="opuD"
     CDS             complement(30816..31760)
                     /gene="ophA1"
                     /locus_tag="AF3_03591"
                     /EC_number="1.-.-.-"
                     /inference="ab initio prediction:Prodigal:002006"
                     /inference="similar to AA sequence:UniProtKB:P33164"
                     /codon_start=1
                     /transl_table=11
                     /product="Phthalate dioxygenase reductase"
                     /translation="MDTQVARLVRKTPLSPDTSDFCFEIESGRFTSLEPGAHVDIHLED
                     GLIRQYSLWSWSQDGRLINVAVKREDKGRGGSLAMHDLQEGATVEIGGPRNHFKLESHD
                     RHVTLIAGGIGATPLVAMARELLNRGQDFRVYYLVRSKEYAAMDAQFRALGLDEWYHLH
                     CDNTDGVFDLRSVMQSMPMGADVYTCGPEPMLNAVLEAGALLRGGAIHFERFAAASDIE
                     HAPNADFQIEIQSTGAIYPVGKDQSILEVLQANGVQVDFGCSEGLCGTCIVDVVSGEVD
                     HRDGILTPQEQETHEFLCTCVSRAKSGKLVLKL"
     gene            complement(30816..31760)
                     /locus_tag="AF3_03591"
                     /gene="ophA1"
     CDS             31901..32806
                     /gene="gcvA_9"
                     /locus_tag="AF3_03592"
                     /inference="ab initio prediction:Prodigal:002006"
                     /inference="similar to AA sequence:UniProtKB:P0A9F6"
                     /codon_start=1
                     /transl_table=11
                     /product="Glycine cleavage system transcriptional
                     activator"
                     /translation="MSRRHYNLPPLTTLSAFEAAARHLSFKEAASELSVTPGAVSHQIK
                     ALEGELGAALFVRKHRGVELTEDGQDLFEALGASFRQISKVLEKIRSNDVENHVTVGST
                     TAVAALWLSPSVIRFWQDYPHVKVNQMAQDKAFTDRPDIDLFIRYGRDANAQLTHTKLY
                     RDILTPVCSPQMAADLKGASLEDLVQRRLIHLETQDSTWTTWSSWFHDLGFSGVVPVES
                     RVNSYALALQVARKGAGLALGWKRLVQPMLASGKLVALEEFSLPAPDDFYLVGRPDDQL
                     SEGALALKNWLLTELSEGSV"
     gene            31901..32806
                     /locus_tag="AF3_03592"
                     /gene="gcvA_9"
     CDS             32909..34066
                     /gene="yeaW"
                     /locus_tag="AF3_03593"
                     /EC_number="1.14.13.239"
                     /inference="ab initio prediction:Prodigal:002006"
                     /inference="similar to AA sequence:UniProtKB:P0ABR7"
                     /codon_start=1
                     /transl_table=11
                     /product="Carnitine monooxygenase oxygenase subunit"
                     /db_xref="COG:COG4638"
                     /translation="MNKHAPLSSVLTPVNTAKGLPNEHYIDPAVFAEERDAVLFANWSG
                     IGFGKDIPEAGDAYPIDFLGVPLLMVRDRDGQIGVFQNTCRHRGMILVDKPQKIRGAIR
                     CPYHSWCYGLNGELRTAPHVGGPGQNTHEDLDFAELGLIRIRSYVWRDVVFVNVSGDAP
                     EFENVHGELMERWKEFDQPMYHGGAGASVYLELNSNWKLAVENYCESYHLPWVHPGLNS
                     YSRLEDHYNINELGKYSGQGTYVYRQFEGHDGEKLDDFENLSEQWTDGAEYIVVYPNTL
                     LGVQRDHGFAFLIDPITHERSNERIELYYAKKPEDAPEHEALRAKNAQLWKTVFEEDVF
                     VVEGMQKGRHGVKFDGGRFSPAMDGPTHCFHHWVATQIEKARAEA"
     gene            32909..34066
                     /locus_tag="AF3_03593"
                     /gene="yeaW"
     CDS             34202..34441
                     /locus_tag="AF3_03594"
                     /inference="ab initio prediction:Prodigal:002006"
                     /codon_start=1
                     /transl_table=11
                     /product="hypothetical protein"
                     /translation="MDLNELDKQLLRAHTEKDVPALIRLYHQAATLAEQRQDHEASCFY
                     LTHAFVFALEYGAPEADELNLKLFERGRAHRLTF"
     gene            34202..34441
                     /locus_tag="AF3_03594"
     CDS             34593..37013
                     /gene="abo_9"
                     /locus_tag="AF3_03595"
                     /EC_number="1.5.3.19"
                     /inference="ab initio prediction:Prodigal:002006"
                     /inference="similar to AA sequence:UniProtKB:Q8GAI3"
                     /codon_start=1
                     /transl_table=11
                     /product="4-methylaminobutanoate oxidase
                     (formaldehyde-forming)"
                     /translation="MRNEAQAVVIGGGVIGCSILYHLTKLGWSDVVLLERDELTSGSTW
                     HAAANIHGLHDSTNISRIQHYTMSLYKALEAETGQSCGVFQPGSLYLAQTEEREHQLKL
                     QAAKARLYGMNFYEISIEEAQKLNPLVNYDGIRCVMFEPDGGNVDPSGVTNAYAVGARQ
                     RGAQIHRFTPVTATEQQEDGSWIVRTPKGDIRTRWVVNAAGLWGREVAALAGIELPLQP
                     TEHQYFVTESMADVKSHGTRLPSVSDRDGEYYLRQEGNGLLVGAYEKDMRFWAEEGTPL
                     DFAHDLFPDDLERIEENMMNAIERLPAVGEAGIKRVINGPMIWSPDSNVLMGPVPEVDG
                     YFCCNGIIPGFSQSGGMGLMAAQWIIEGEMEYDMFAWDLARFDSWATKAFTKARVADQY
                     SHRFAIHFPNEERSAGRPARVRPIYEAQKAMGAVFGLNAGWEHPLWFAATPGTKDTNGF
                     TRQNWWGPVGEECRMLRGRAGIIDISNFAKYVCKGPGAADWLNAVFANTMPKTVGRSCL
                     TPLISKRGGIAGDFTVTRVADDEFWVIGSGMAERYHKRFFKQVPLPEGTTFESKTEAMC
                     GFNVAGPRSRDILQRLTNTSLATEDFPFMRSAKIELAGVQVLALRVSFTGDLGWELHCA
                     TQDQARLYNALLAAGKEFGAGPVGSRALMSMRVEKGYGSWSREYSPEYWPHEVGLDRLC
                     KFEKDFLNKAAAQKVLQNPAREHLVVLHLNEADVTASNADATGGEPIFKNGEGIGRVTS
                     GTYGYTVGMSLALGYVKNAQLGDEVEVMVLGRPHRATILHEPPFDAAGKALRA"
     gene            34593..37013
                     /locus_tag="AF3_03595"
                     /gene="abo_9"
     CDS             complement(37010..38254)
                     /gene="moeA_2"
                     /locus_tag="AF3_03596"
                     /EC_number="2.10.1.1"
                     /inference="ab initio prediction:Prodigal:002006"
                     /inference="similar to AA sequence:UniProtKB:P12281"
                     /codon_start=1
                     /transl_table=11
                     /product="Molybdopterin molybdenumtransferase"
                     /db_xref="COG:COG0303"
                     /translation="MADGCGCDRHAHMYLSVDEALHRGLSAADPITETETLPLAAAIGR
                     ILARDCFSKVDMPAFDNSAMDGYAVRTADLGDDDLFQMPVEGRIAAGDSGSHAAPVGSA
                     VRIFTGAPVPSDYDAIVMQEDCDVVEGQIRFSRRPKPGQHIRRAGEDLHAGASILRRGC
                     EIGPREVAALASAGYGEVVVLRKLKVAIFSTGSELRQPGEPLGPGQIYNSNRYMLLALL
                     QKPWIELTDRGQVEDDPELLKQVLLDATETSDLIITTGGVSVGDEDHMPRLFTEIGGVT
                     DVMKVAMKPGKPIMFGRRGRALYIGLPGNPVSAFVTWQIIGSQMMARRAGLLHTPQAAV
                     QAVLSEPLHRTAGRQEYRPVQIDSHTPDGRPRLRLMEPSYSGRVALLAQADGLAIIPAE
                     VAVYPEGQGLELLLF"
     gene            complement(37010..38254)
                     /locus_tag="AF3_03596"
                     /gene="moeA_2"
     CDS             complement(38439..39449)
                     /gene="cuyA_2"
                     /locus_tag="AF3_03597"
                     /EC_number="4.4.1.25"
                     /inference="ab initio prediction:Prodigal:002006"
                     /inference="similar to AA sequence:UniProtKB:A3SQG3"
                     /codon_start=1
                     /transl_table=11
                     /product="L-cysteate sulfo-lyase"
                     /db_xref="COG:COG2515"
                     /translation="MTIEQKLAGYPRARLMTAATPVERLDRLSDQLGLELWIKRDDLTG
                     LSFGGNKTRQLEFYMGEAQKQGADTILITGAVQSNFVRTAAMAASKLGMEAVLQLEERV
                     PDMGEHYYSSGNVLLARILGAEHMHYHTGEDEAGADNALHVRADQLIAEGRKPYVIHLG
                     IDHPPLGALGYVAGAAELLDQIADFDVAVVPSGSGSTHGGFLAGLRLTGNTAPVYGICV
                     RRDRRQQHARLQKVLERLAGMMEFDPALVMKDILTWDGALPPGYGRIGPSTRKALALMA
                     RAEGIYLDPVYSAKTFAGLLELRENGTIQQGQKVVLLHTGGQPALFAYQEELIPA"
     gene            complement(38439..39449)
                     /locus_tag="AF3_03597"
                     /gene="cuyA_2"
     CDS             complement(39589..40281)
                     /gene="fixK_2"
                     /locus_tag="AF3_03598"
                     /inference="ab initio prediction:Prodigal:002006"
                     /inference="similar to AA sequence:UniProtKB:P26488"
                     /codon_start=1
                     /transl_table=11
                     /product="Nitrogen fixation regulation protein FixK"
                     /db_xref="COG:COG0664"
                     /translation="MSHEAQKIVARQSLLLRSLPEQHVDTLLRQAVWRQYDRGETIFLQ
                     EEEARAVHVVLAGWVKLFRISPTGAEAVVSVFTRGESFGEAVALRNVPYPVSAEAVSPC
                     EIMHIPSPVLLSLMKQDPEICVSILAATFTHLHSLVAQLEQLKAQTGAQRVAEFLLNLC
                     DSDAGQCEVELPYDKMLIAGRLGMKPESLSRAFSRLKPVGVKINRNHAEIADMDVLRNY
                     AESDPSEK"
     gene            complement(39589..40281)
                     /locus_tag="AF3_03598"
                     /gene="fixK_2"
     CDS             40467..41690
                     /gene="hemA_2"
                     /locus_tag="AF3_03599"
                     /EC_number="2.3.1.37"
                     /inference="ab initio prediction:Prodigal:002006"
                     /inference="similar to AA sequence:UniProtKB:P18079"
                     /codon_start=1
                     /transl_table=11
                     /product="5-aminolevulinate synthase"
                     /db_xref="COG:COG0156"
                     /translation="MDFERFFSHSLDTLKDEGNYRIFIDLQRRCGAFPNARQTDGPVQR
                     DVRIWCSNDYLGMGQHPSVVSAMHDALERCGAGAGGTRNISGTTHDHVLLEAELADLHG
                     KEAALLFTSGYVSNWAALGTLAARIPGLIVFSDALNHASMIEGIRHSRAQKVIWKHNDL
                     ADLDAKLAAADPNAPKMIAFESVYSMDGDIAPIKEICDLADKYGAMTYLDEVHAVGLYG
                     PHGGGIAEREGLMDRLTVIEGTLGKAFGVVGGYIAASAALCDFVRSFASGFIFTTALPP
                     SIAAGAAASIRHLKHSSAERELQKTRVAQVRALLDAEGIPHLTNPSHIIPVMVGDPVKC
                     KFISDTLLEEFGIYIQPINYPTVPKGTERLRITPSPVHTDEDIDHLVGALSALWQRCQI
                     ARMPMAAQ"
     gene            40467..41690
                     /locus_tag="AF3_03599"
                     /gene="hemA_2"
     CDS             complement(41743..42030)
                     /locus_tag="AF3_03600"
                     /inference="ab initio prediction:Prodigal:002006"
                     /codon_start=1
                     /transl_table=11
                     /product="hypothetical protein"
                     /translation="MSAISSFAKYSRRRRPNSLTSAWLVLLALSLASTLLTLMKTPGEL
                     IAGGILLLALIKARVILARYLDLAESPGWLRGFTIVLTGFSAVIFALYLI"
     gene            complement(41743..42030)
                     /locus_tag="AF3_03600"
     CDS             complement(42036..42584)
                     /gene="ctaE_2"
                     /locus_tag="AF3_03601"
                     /EC_number="1.9.3.1"
                     /inference="ab initio prediction:Prodigal:002006"
                     /inference="similar to AA sequence:UniProtKB:Q9AEL8"
                     /codon_start=1
                     /transl_table=11
                     /product="Cytochrome c oxidase subunit 3"
                     /db_xref="COG:COG1845"
                     /translation="MSETSFIDELPGELLMWVLIISELLVFGAGLIAFMGVRLTDPAGF
                     AEAQSHLYRTGAAFNTAILVTSGYLAAQALNWRRAAFRFKARLALTGAAVLGIAFLVVK
                     SVEYAGKAGQGITYETHPFFMFYYLLTGFHAAHVLAGVGILLLVAWRDDPRNIEAGAQF
                     WHMVDLVWILLFPVIYLLG"
     gene            complement(42036..42584)
                     /locus_tag="AF3_03601"
                     /gene="ctaE_2"
     CDS             complement(42581..44503)
                     /locus_tag="AF3_03602"
                     /inference="ab initio prediction:Prodigal:002006"
                     /codon_start=1
                     /transl_table=11
                     /product="hypothetical protein"
                     /translation="MVKIDFEPWEPEETIGKLWHTLASRLDAPLVHVGAAVDLSEVAGR
                     LAVLFRGLGGGPGVELRPVSPEVSHHRLGWRRRLVTEAELMPRASFDGEVLRLPDRLAV
                     FPAREANGALYVWLAAAAAHAGTRIDEDDPLRADLRALIAAQSMVDATLDDAPGLRPLY
                     TELCKGVLHQRDIPNLPPVEAAVEELIQHRLCDPQPLSAKAEQLLTLDEDLIAPRGYQP
                     MRPVPLWPELRAVGFSEHNEVENPETEGLPEESGEKTHRARRRKSDQAERSDSFILHKF
                     EAILSWAEFLNINRRIDDDDPDNAKKAADDQEEIGLGQISKAPPTRLKLHLDLAPEDVN
                     RERLSGRILYPEWDVRSGRYLPDHVNVLLSDADIRDDAAAFGKDPATARRIRAVKRQFE
                     ALRPGRVMTRGHLDGDQLDIEAAVRAETDRMASGESNDRIWQQSRPEARDLAVSILLDV
                     SRSTESAVTGRAVIDIEREALAALAWGLNACGDDFAIHAFSSLKRQRVYIQRCKRFDEP
                     MGAKVEQRIASLRPGHYTRLGAAIRHCSKDLASQTRKRRLLLVITDGKPNDLDHYEGRH
                     GIEDTCMAVREARRAGQSVFGVTIDKTGKSWFPRMFGQGGFAVIPDPHRLTMALPQIYR
                     QLVGA"
     gene            complement(42581..44503)
                     /locus_tag="AF3_03602"
     CDS             complement(44513..45322)
                     /gene="nirQ"
                     /locus_tag="AF3_03603"
                     /inference="ab initio prediction:Prodigal:002006"
                     /inference="similar to AA sequence:UniProtKB:Q02441"
                     /codon_start=1
                     /transl_table=11
                     /product="Denitrification regulatory protein NirQ"
                     /db_xref="COG:COG0714"
                     /translation="MDGSIKLKEGAANAPFYLPQGDECDVFTAAYNNDLPVLLKGPTGC
                     GKTRFVAHMAAKLGRPLYTVACHDDLAAADLIGRYLLKGGETVWVDGPLTRAVREGAIC
                     YLDEVVEARKDVTVVLHPLTDDRRILPIDRTGEELEAAPGFMLVASYNPGYQNILKTLK
                     PSTRQRFISLEFDFPSAQMEAEVVAQESGLPLERCKPLVRLAGKLRGLKGQDLEEGVST
                     RLVVYAATLIAQGMSTDRAILAAMIEPLTDDEDIKRGLLDLVTAVFG"
     gene            complement(44513..45322)
                     /locus_tag="AF3_03603"
                     /gene="nirQ"
     CDS             complement(45328..46695)
                     /gene="norB"
                     /locus_tag="AF3_03604"
                     /EC_number="1.7.2.5"
                     /inference="ab initio prediction:Prodigal:002006"
                     /inference="similar to AA sequence:UniProtKB:P98008"
                     /codon_start=1
                     /transl_table=11
                     /product="Nitric oxide reductase subunit B"
                     /translation="MKYESQKIAYAYFAVAMALFAIQVIGGLLAGFIYVFPNFLSELLP
                     FNIVRMLHTNALIVWLILGFFGAAYFLIPEEAEREIHSPKLAYLQLIILVVGTLGVVLT
                     YVFNLFEGNWLLGKEGREFLEQPKWVKAGIVVAALMFLYNVSMTVLKGKKTAITNILLL
                     GLWGLALLFLFAFYNPGNLSLDKQYWWYVVHLWVEGVWELIMASILAYLMLKLTGVDRE
                     VVEKWLYVIVAAALFSGILGTGHHYYWIGTPGYWQWIGSIFSSLEVIPFFAMMAFAFVM
                     VWKGRRDHPNKAALLWSLGCATLAFFGAGVWGFLHTLHGVNYYTHGTQITAAHGHLAFY
                     GAYVCLNLAIFSYAMPILKNRDPYNQVLNMGSFWLMTSGMVFMTFVLTFGGTVQTHMQR
                     VVGDYFMDVQDQIAIFYWMRLGSGIVVVLGALLFIYSIWVPRKEVIEPGAAETPAE"
     gene            complement(45328..46695)
                     /locus_tag="AF3_03604"
                     /gene="norB"
     CDS             complement(46712..47161)
                     /gene="norC"
                     /locus_tag="AF3_03605"
                     /inference="ab initio prediction:Prodigal:002006"
                     /inference="similar to AA sequence:UniProtKB:Q52527"
                     /codon_start=1
                     /transl_table=11
                     /product="Nitric oxide reductase subunit C"
                     /db_xref="COG:COG2010"
                     /translation="MREVMTKSMARNIFYGGSLFFILIFLALSAHSHLYIVNSENAAKL
                     DESVVRGKHVWEKHACINCHTILGEGAYFAPEVGNVMTRWGVLDDPESAFESLKGWMEA
                     QPTGIPGRRQMPQFNLSDEEIRDLTNFLIWTDNIDAQDWPPNEAG"
     gene            complement(46712..47161)
                     /locus_tag="AF3_03605"
                     /gene="norC"
     CDS             47428..48534
                     /locus_tag="AF3_03606"
                     /inference="ab initio prediction:Prodigal:002006"
                     /codon_start=1
                     /transl_table=11
                     /product="hypothetical protein"
                     /translation="MANYSYIGYTPGVITVNTIGPDTVTLDVNFDPDTDRRLFSVTDAA
                     GGFIQNGGGAPVVDTGDVFNGDRFDDEDGDDLTQTGTITTLDGSTTFLSGPIYLEESYV
                     LSKPGGGTITVYRVEVDGILGGYITSEPLVPGTTYSMNIVNVTPTNAPDTTDPAAIIDV
                     PCFAAGTLIMTPEGPIPIEDLKVGDMVVTADNGPQHIRWIGTRNLSHEELVKKPKLLPI
                     LIKAGALGSDLPKRDLLVSPQHRILVRSRIAVRMFDAEEILVPARILVASPGISVADDT
                     VSVTYLHLLFDRHEIIYAEGAPSESLFVGAQALSSVPPEARAEIFDLFPELETPMYVPQ
                     AVRHIPENGRRARALVSRHVKNERPLIF"
     gene            47428..48534
                     /locus_tag="AF3_03606"
     CDS             complement(48562..49758)
                     /locus_tag="AF3_03607"
                     /inference="ab initio prediction:Prodigal:002006"
                     /codon_start=1
                     /transl_table=11
                     /product="hypothetical protein"
                     /translation="MSSAISRIFSEGFRVFFLSAGLYGVFAGVAWGIWLASLDGLLPYD
                     EQSYGMPPVMWHAHEMIFGYATAALGGFFLTAVPNWTGTPEVRARFVTVVALIWMAGRL
                     AVWLSGSLSPTTVAIIDLSFVPILVLKIASQLVRRPKPQNMIFLYLLSLVWLANLMVHL
                     EWIGLTTDTLNTGVRAGLLTLCSMIAILGGRITPAFTRNAMKRDGVPEALWPVSNAVLE
                     KAVMALALMLPLLVLTLGSVSLAGICALLLGGAQLMRMARWRAGWALRQPILIALHLGL
                     MMLALGLLLWGSAVIGYGNEIGALHILGIGCVGGMTLAVMSRAALGHSGRPLVAPSPMA
                     VGYGLMAAAALVRWLGSGLAGGYMTAMLTADGLWIAAIGLYLFAMWPALTGPRAAKHG"
     gene            complement(48562..49758)
                     /locus_tag="AF3_03607"
     CDS             50001..51677
                     /gene="nirS_1"
                     /locus_tag="AF3_03608"
                     /EC_number="1.7.2.1"
                     /inference="ab initio prediction:Prodigal:002006"
                     /inference="similar to AA sequence:UniProtKB:P24040"
                     /codon_start=1
                     /transl_table=11
                     /product="Nitrite reductase"
                     /translation="MSLGISYNKTGRAFGVGLAMLLGSVAAPAFADEPTLSDEAFEASK
                     QLYFEQCAGCHGVLRKGATGKNLEPHWKKTAADGTVTEGGTLKLGQERLEKIIAWGTEG
                     GMNNFSDIMSEQEIKDMATYIMMEAPKPPEMSLEQMKATRKVYVEEADYPTEPLHGRNW
                     ENFFVVIERDVGKVAVIDGDTKEVLTHIPTGYAVHVLKASEHHNITEPETPGRFWYTMG
                     RDGKMTKIDLWQTPDKMLVSEVKIAYDARDVAVSGDGKYVIGGGYWPPHFAIVDAQTME
                     PVKVVSTRGTNVDGEYVEEARVAAIYTTPNEPTWIVAVKELGQLWQVDYTDLDNLRIDK
                     INSAKFLHDGFFDPTGRYFQIAANASNKMVVVDTETHKLEAMIDTAALPHPGPGANWID
                     PNCGPVAGTTHLGVGTVTVWGNDPEGHPDQAWKTCYEVETDGPGLFVRTHPNSDYIWAD
                     QTKHPEPEIQQSVQVISKETGEIVKTIQITEDEGSAAVHFEFNADGTEVWVSKWNLSDS
                     KEPNGQIVIFDAKTLEEIGRIDGLYAPTGKFNVYNRSNHVT"
     gene            50001..51677
                     /locus_tag="AF3_03608"
                     /gene="nirS_1"
     CDS             51802..53589
                     /locus_tag="AF3_03609"
                     /inference="ab initio prediction:Prodigal:002006"
                     /codon_start=1
                     /transl_table=11
                     /product="hypothetical protein"
                     /translation="MTSEPDKKKPIWRRYFLWGMPVAGIAAAFAAGIIFWGGFNTAMEA
                     TNTKEFCVSCHEMRDFVYAEYQGTIHDVNRSGVGAVCSDCHVPKDWTHKIIRKIKASKE
                     LYGKMVGTINTREKFEAKRIHLAMNEWERMKSTDSRECRNCHDFESMMPEFQRPRARQQ
                     HLNAMETGQTCIDCHKGIAHSNIRDRATDEYLEELEAPNPAFIRQIPPEYLASLERIEA
                     KEAAEAEAEKAAKKAQQEAVQAQIAAAVDAAVAEERATAATDGSTTPAGSESGDVGGNI
                     DWNAVASADLKLFYPGQASFEWVQNGKTHGGARPLTKGGDQCSTCHAKELDAIGNKIVA
                     GGELEPTPIPGKRGVIDATVQAAHDGENLYIRLQWPDSGHNPAPFVDGGKMDPKNQIKV
                     AMMITGTGIELGDQVGCWASCHADNTYMPFAPEADAIAANGDVSGRLTAQDTVTKYLSE
                     SRTEIEIKGRGGKALGGWDKLQAAEQIEQYLADGTYLDLMRVYADGSATNGYLLEQRVV
                     NDGEIAASANLSGGVWTVVFTRPLNSGAPGDIPLEAGRTYTVGFAIHDDFANARFHHVT
                     LNTSLALDDDSALINVVKQ"
     gene            51802..53589
                     /locus_tag="AF3_03609"
     CDS             53644..54045
                     /gene="petE"
                     /locus_tag="AF3_03610"
                     /inference="ab initio prediction:Prodigal:002006"
                     /inference="protein motif:HAMAP:MF_00566"
                     /codon_start=1
                     /transl_table=11
                     /product="Plastocyanin"
                     /translation="MKPHRLLPALLLLAAPAWSDETAEICAEAEERYVELFGHPSASVE
                     DAKVVLMYNYNFCPVELTVKAGTTVRWVNVDKRTSHSVLLKDGSEPESDRLFPEETVEI
                     TFLTPGPQDYLCGPHWETQNMIGMITVEP"
     gene            53644..54045
                     /locus_tag="AF3_03610"
                     /gene="petE"
     CDS             54246..55007
                     /gene="sumT_3"
                     /locus_tag="AF3_03611"
                     /EC_number="2.1.1.107"
                     /inference="ab initio prediction:Prodigal:002006"
                     /inference="similar to AA sequence:UniProtKB:O34744"
                     /codon_start=1
                     /transl_table=11
                     /product="Uroporphyrinogen-III C-methyltransferase"
                     /db_xref="COG:COG0007"
                     /translation="MSGKVFLIGAGPGDPELMTLRALRMLQEADVVVYDRLVSADILNL
                     HAEGARLIPVGKAPKCHTVPQDRINEILLEEASAGHTVARLKGGDPMIFGRGSEEAAYL
                     MAHGVAVEYAPGITAAQGASCSTGVPLTHRGLATSVQYVTGHRQADKVLDLDWKRLADP
                     DTTLVVYMGVANIGQIAMGLMTENLPGSTPVLAIGNATTPNESRLVSRLDQLANDVRTS
                     GLKAPTLFIIGKVVSLYAEQPVADILERAHG"
     gene            54246..55007
                     /locus_tag="AF3_03611"
                     /gene="sumT_3"
     CDS             55000..55383
                     /locus_tag="AF3_03612"
                     /inference="ab initio prediction:Prodigal:002006"
                     /codon_start=1
                     /transl_table=11
                     /product="hypothetical protein"
                     /translation="MAKLGCRKHVPCPAPNRNVPGRTGWVARTFLTTAVLAATSAFAAD
                     VIDPNALKRLVHQDCGSCHGLSLKGGLGPDLRSKTLEHYDAEVLTGVILDGIPDTAMPP
                     WRPLISEEEAEWIARYLLEQEAR"
     gene            55000..55383
                     /locus_tag="AF3_03612"
     CDS             55380..56525
                     /locus_tag="AF3_03613"
                     /inference="ab initio prediction:Prodigal:002006"
                     /codon_start=1
                     /transl_table=11
                     /product="hypothetical protein"
                     /translation="MKYLILSLAATLMMTAAQAEPMATGDLGLVIERASGSVLLVDQSD
                     RAALARIEGLGDLSHASLVYSPDERFAFVFGRDGGLTKVDIVTRQIVNRVVQSGNAIGG
                     AISDDGTLVAVSNYEPGGVRVFDAQTLEMVADIPTGSKTIGLVDAPGRRFVFTMWDTGE
                     TWIADFARGAPEITRITDIGKNPYDALITANGRTYIAGLFGEDGLTALDLWSDNPEPIR
                     VLPGYGRGQEEMPVYKMPHLEGWALTGSEFVLPAVGHHEVLWVDAATLTETGRTQTHGQ
                     PVFAMARPDGRQVWVNFAHPLNDTIQVIDTVSKQIIHEFKPGPAVLHMEFTPRGHEVWI
                     SVRDANKVMVYDTRSFEKLREIEAESPSGIFFTARAHKTGL"
     gene            55380..56525
                     /locus_tag="AF3_03613"
     CDS             56529..57518
                     /locus_tag="AF3_03614"
                     /inference="ab initio prediction:Prodigal:002006"
                     /codon_start=1
                     /transl_table=11
                     /product="hypothetical protein"
                     /translation="MQHITDPIDRRLLDEFQRDFPVIERPFQVLGNAVGLDESEVIHRL
                     TRMRTTGRITRVGATITPGVVTASTLAAVSVPEERLEEVAALIDAEPGVNHNYQREDAW
                     NLWFVATGPDRAHVNDTLTRISRVTGLRVLDLRLVRPFNVDLGFRMIGGVKTVPTARQV
                     DASAMREGDRCLLQTLSSGLSLVAEPYADLAHSLNRDVDDVMARVIALHTAGIISRLGV
                     IVRHRALGWSANAMVVWDLPAEQIDIAGPALAAFPGVTLCYERNPVPDVWPYRLYSMIH
                     ARSRSEALDVLARATTLSELTGARNKVLFSTRCFKQTGALIQTKEVAA"
     gene            56529..57518
                     /locus_tag="AF3_03614"
     CDS             57515..57964
                     /locus_tag="AF3_03615"
                     /inference="ab initio prediction:Prodigal:002006"
                     /codon_start=1
                     /transl_table=11
                     /product="hypothetical protein"
                     /translation="MTLDQTDRAILNRMQDDLPLVSHPYATVAKELDLSEAELLARLTR
                     MKETRVITRFGPFFDAAAMGGAFCLCAMAVPAGEFEAVVTKVNAHPEVAHNYERTHRLN
                     MWFVLATETPEGIRATADAIERETGIEVLCFPKLQEFYIGFRVAA"
     gene            57515..57964
                     /locus_tag="AF3_03615"
     CDS             57961..58443
                     /locus_tag="AF3_03616"
                     /inference="ab initio prediction:Prodigal:002006"
                     /codon_start=1
                     /transl_table=11
                     /product="hypothetical protein"
                     /translation="MIDATDRLIIQALQGGLPLVSAPYAQVADDLGMQEADLLERLSAL
                     KARGVIRRIAAAPNHYKLGMTSNGMTVWDVEDDRIAELGAQIGALPFVTHCYERPRALP
                     DWPYNLFAMVHGSDRDEVEEKRAQITMILGDACRAKDILYSTRILKKTGLRLKKKG"
     gene            57961..58443
                     /locus_tag="AF3_03616"
     CDS             58448..59662
                     /gene="pqqE"
                     /locus_tag="AF3_03617"
                     /EC_number="1.21.98.4"
                     /inference="ab initio prediction:Prodigal:002006"
                     /inference="protein motif:HAMAP:MF_00660"
                     /codon_start=1
                     /transl_table=11
                     /product="PqqA peptide cyclase"
                     /translation="MFRLTEYMHQLVKPTPVRKRRPGPVKPVVIWNLTRRCNLKCRHCY
                     TVSADVAFPGELSHEQAMVTLEDLGQFRVPALILSGGEPLDRFDFFDIAKRARDIVPML
                     ALSTNGTRIHDETADMIADVGFNYVGISLDGIGATNDWFRGVEGAFADALRGVRECKRR
                     GIKVGLRFCLTEGTQHHLPDLLQLCDDEGVDKFYLSHLVYAGRGDKNRGEDAEHQRTRK
                     GMDLLLERAWEAASGGRPLDIVTGNNDADAGYFLNWIRTHFDADKAAHVREHLAAWGGN
                     SSGLGVANIDNLGRVHPDTYWSDYTVGNVKTTSFSELWTSDDPMLAMLRTRPRPLKGRC
                     GACELKDVCGGNTRIRALQLTGDPWAEDPACYLTNEEIGVDDAGERLRVTPFRGKSHDP
                     AHQFF"
     gene            58448..59662
                     /locus_tag="AF3_03617"
                     /gene="pqqE"
     CDS             59637..61262
                     /gene="nirS_2"
                     /locus_tag="AF3_03618"
                     /EC_number="1.7.2.1"
                     /inference="ab initio prediction:Prodigal:002006"
                     /inference="similar to AA sequence:UniProtKB:P24474"
                     /codon_start=1
                     /transl_table=11
                     /product="Nitrite reductase"
                     /db_xref="COG:COG2010"
                     /translation="MIRRISSFDPVCSEPSTWAPETRNGASGGSIFEKMKVVLMCSVLG
                     AGGAWADAPTDYAEHCASCHGENRLGGVGPALIPETLQRMRGPRIAAVIAEGRAATQMP
                     AFSHELDALQIEELAGWLKSPLETDPEWGEAHIMDSRTLDDGYFPVDAPVWSSDPMNIT
                     LVVETGDHHVSVLDGDTFEVLDRFETPFAVHGGPKFSPDGRYVFIMSRDGWVQKYDIWA
                     LQQVGRVRAGLNSRNIAMSGDGKWLAVANYLPNSLTLLSTEDLSVAKVIAIKGKAGKSS
                     RVSAVYQAPPRESFVLALKDVPEIWEVFYGANPPQSGLGHDFRIEGQFKNPDPFPVRKI
                     TTPDYLDDFFFDQSYEYVMGAARDGKGGQVIDLVIGHKVADLDLPGMPHLGSGITWKHG
                     DTTVMATPHLTDGTVSVIDMETWETVKRIKTEGPGFFMRSHENSPYVWADVFFGPNKDA
                     MHVIDKQSLEIVRTLRPAPGKTVAHVEFTKDGRHALVSIWEDDGAVIVYDAQTLEEVRR
                     LPMRKPSGKYNVWNKITFSEGTSH"
     gene            59637..61262
                     /locus_tag="AF3_03618"
                     /gene="nirS_2"
     CDS             61219..61482
                     /locus_tag="AF3_03619"
                     /inference="ab initio prediction:Prodigal:002006"
                     /codon_start=1
                     /transl_table=11
                     /product="hypothetical protein"
                     /translation="MSGTKSPSRKAPATEGKWPVWKLAILLYPATMLTVAINLFLAGLI
                     LHSAGFGVIGPVPAILWSIPLGIPASWLAGRWVRGLMDEADG"
     gene            61219..61482
                     /locus_tag="AF3_03619"
     CDS             61571..62038
                     /locus_tag="AF3_03620"
                     /inference="ab initio prediction:Prodigal:002006"
                     /codon_start=1
                     /transl_table=11
                     /product="hypothetical protein"
                     /translation="MPAFNSFHTLPVRASRAACGLAGIFLLLLQMLGPVLASPGESMWV
                     EICSEAGAVWVQVDLEEEGDNDPTAPCPKCADCALCAVTVSAPMPGALLPASVGNVQNV
                     RFEHGGQCILYSPKHLWPETRGPPFTTQEESERAPRASMASTQLIGGAPWS"
     gene            61571..62038
                     /locus_tag="AF3_03620"
     CDS             62029..64206
                     /locus_tag="AF3_03621"
                     /inference="ab initio prediction:Prodigal:002006"
                     /codon_start=1
                     /transl_table=11
                     /product="hypothetical protein"
                     /translation="MVISRAIHFLLALVLSFGVAISARADSLASFLPDIDPADLAPGAD
                     AFGPVRSDVKVAPVLRGAETIAWAFLTSDFVGTTGYSGKPIHVVAAIDADAVLTGVQLV
                     KHSEPIVLIGIPNSRMVELTEGYAGLDLKREAETGGEGHDLDIISGATVTIMVIDDSLV
                     RGGIKVARALGLGGLSPVQAGGPQREVDMAQDAVYDWTTLSGDGSVRRMTLDVGQVNAA
                     FEATGDQRAIKRPEPGEPDDTFIDMHMALVSVPSIGKSLLGEAEYQNLTNWLDEGEQAI
                     LVLGRGAYSFKGSGYVRGGIFDRIQLIQGDSSVRFFDKQQRRLGEVAAPDAPSFTELDI
                     FKIPADAEFDPAEPFRLQLLVQRAVGAVEKTFLTFDLGYKLPEQYLLPVTTPSVVDDAT
                     GEAAAKAALWQRIWKDRTVEIAGLGVMLLVLTATFFFQFHATMNARVFYWFRIGYLTMT
                     LFFIGWYANAQLSVVNLMALAGSLRTGFSWDAFLLDPLVFIQWFAVAAALLFWGRGAYC
                     GWLCPFGALQELTNKIARAFKVPQWTLPWGLNERLWPAKYMIFLGLFGLSFVSIPLAEQ
                     YAEIEPFKTAIILKFMRDWPFVVFALVLLGIGLFIERFYCRYLCPLGGALAIPARIRMF
                     DWLRRYNDCGTPCQTCANECPVQAIHPTGEINPNECVTCLHCQVLYQSEDKCPVVIRQL
                     KRRAKTGSVTPKTPLGQPPANHPNAKPKTVS"
     gene            62029..64206
                     /locus_tag="AF3_03621"
     CDS             64221..66128
                     /gene="nosZ"
                     /locus_tag="AF3_03622"
                     /EC_number="1.7.2.4"
                     /inference="ab initio prediction:Prodigal:002006"
                     /inference="similar to AA sequence:UniProtKB:Q51705"
                     /codon_start=1
                     /transl_table=11
                     /product="Nitrous-oxide reductase"
                     /db_xref="COG:COG4263"
                     /translation="MSDQENKLNITRRGMLGATATGAVIAGTGLGSTLMTAKEASAAAK
                     QHLEPGELDEYYGFWSSGQTGELRILGVPSMRELMRVPVFNRCSATGWGQTNESLKVLT
                     EGLLPETKEFLAANGKVTYDNGDLHHPHMSFTDGTYDGRYLFMNDKANTRVARVRCDVM
                     KCDKIIEIPNAHDIHGLRPQKFPRTGYVFANGEHEAPLVNDGQILDDPSQYVNIFTAID
                     GDTMEVAWQVMVSGNLDNTDCDYQGKYAFSTSYNSEMGMNLAEMTENELDHVVVFNLKG
                     IEEAVAAGNYQELNGVKVVDGRKEAGGNLTRYIPIPNSPHGVNAAPDKKHIMINGKLSP
                     TVSVIDVEKVDALFSENADPRSAVVAEPQLGLGPLHTAFDGKGNAYTTLFLDSQVVKWD
                     IAKAIEAYAGADVDPIIDKVDVHYQPGHNSTSMGETAEADGKWLISMNKFSKDRFLNVG
                     PLKPENEQLIDISGDKMKVVHDGPTFAEPHDSIIVHRSKVNPVNVWDRNDPMWEEARAQ
                     AAADGVDLDEGAEEPIRDGNKVRVYMTSTAPVFSMEKFTVKQGDEVTVYVTNLDDVDDV
                     THGFCLSNFGIAMEVAPQATASVTFIADRPGVHWFYCQWFCHALHMEMRGRMFVEPRSA
                     "
     gene            64221..66128
                     /locus_tag="AF3_03622"
                     /gene="nosZ"
     CDS             66131..67387
                     /gene="nosD"
                     /locus_tag="AF3_03623"
                     /inference="ab initio prediction:Prodigal:002006"
                     /inference="similar to AA sequence:UniProtKB:P19843"
                     /codon_start=1
                     /transl_table=11
                     /product="putative ABC transporter binding protein NosD"
                     /translation="MRWPLLIPLLLGSPLWAADWDVPNRAGAINEILAQAADGDTLRLS
                     PGDYVEQLVLDRPVTLDGLGQATIDGQGQGSVITVTGPGVTLRGLTVIGSGSDHDGIDS
                     GIQLTKTARAPVVEDNVLLGNLYGIDIHGAKDSIVRRNRIEGRQDRHMNARGNGVYVWN
                     APGAVVEGNDIRYGRDGIFVNSSKKNTFTGNLFRDLRFAVHYMYADDSVVSDNVSIGND
                     LGYAVMFTTNVRVANNVSIGDREHGVMLNYANKSVITGNVVKGAKEKCTFLYNSNKNEF
                     TDNWFEGCGIGIHFTAGSERNRIVGNSFIGNRTQVKYVSTKWVEWSEDGRGNYWSDFAA
                     YDVDGNGIADVPYRPNDSMDHVLWTQPAAKLLLGSPAVQLVRWSQSAFPALLPGGVMDS
                     NPLMQAPEPPAMKKVPHDG"
     gene            66131..67387
                     /locus_tag="AF3_03623"
                     /gene="nosD"
     CDS             67377..68270
                     /gene="nosF"
                     /locus_tag="AF3_03624"
                     /inference="ab initio prediction:Prodigal:002006"
                     /inference="similar to AA sequence:UniProtKB:P19844"
                     /codon_start=1
                     /transl_table=11
                     /product="putative ABC transporter ATP-binding protein
                     NosF"
                     /db_xref="COG:COG1131"
                     /translation="MTDKALSIDHVSKNRGKTCVLDDITLSLAPGQRVALLGHNGAGKS
                     TLIKSILGLTPIRDGAIRIGDATPGSAQARRDTAYLPEAVSFHPALTGREQLTLFAKLS
                     GSKADVPGLLERVGLSDALDRRIGAYSKGMRQRLGLAQVLLGQPKVALLDEPTSGLDPI
                     SRQDLYAIIDELAAQGTAVLIASHALTEVEARTDRIAIMRKGRMVADDTLNNLSALAGL
                     PIRLKVRASANADALAAELGGNRINGASVELLCTPEDKMEALRRIAGLGDAVADVEMTP
                     PKLEDLYRHYAQEERT"
     gene            67377..68270
                     /locus_tag="AF3_03624"
                     /gene="nosF"
     CDS             68267..69088
                     /gene="nosY"
                     /locus_tag="AF3_03625"
                     /inference="ab initio prediction:Prodigal:002006"
                     /inference="similar to AA sequence:UniProtKB:P19845"
                     /codon_start=1
                     /transl_table=11
                     /product="putative ABC transporter permease protein NosY"
                     /db_xref="COG:COG1277"
                     /translation="MTRFLAITRTEMLILRRNRWLLVATLIMVLFALALTFAGSAPTGT
                     LGVDMLTVSVASMTTLSVYLAPLLALMISFDAIAGDVDRGSLSLLLSYPAGRGEILLGK
                     FCAHLAALAFAMTVGFGTAGAVAAYFGGAGPESLMALVRLVLTSILLGAVFLALGYLLS
                     ALARGATAAAGLSAGLWLVFVVLYDLGLLGAVVMDKGGAFTQSVFPWVMVANPADAFRL
                     WNIAATEGVAMASGMTGAAQALPVWAAPASLLIWPVLGFALARLAFRRVEP"
     gene            68267..69088
                     /locus_tag="AF3_03625"
                     /gene="nosY"
     CDS             69085..69600
                     /gene="nosL"
                     /locus_tag="AF3_03626"
                     /inference="ab initio prediction:Prodigal:002006"
                     /inference="similar to AA sequence:UniProtKB:O68481"
                     /codon_start=1
                     /transl_table=11
                     /product="Copper-binding lipoprotein NosL"
                     /translation="MRRLALIALLALAACKEELAETPDPVDLTPDALSYFCQMNVAEHG
                     GPKGQVHLEGYPAPLFFAQVRDMVAYLKSPERDADITAIYVSDMGVAPSWRQPGISNWI
                     AADGATFVVGADVAGGMGAREVVPFADPADAQVFADTYGGTAMRLPDIPDAEVLGPVDL
                     DLKLETPV"
     gene            69085..69600
                     /locus_tag="AF3_03626"
                     /gene="nosL"
     CDS             69597..70490
                     /gene="apbE_2"
                     /locus_tag="AF3_03627"
                     /EC_number="2.7.1.180"
                     /inference="ab initio prediction:Prodigal:002006"
                     /inference="similar to AA sequence:UniProtKB:A5F5Y3"
                     /codon_start=1
                     /transl_table=11
                     /product="FAD:protein FMN transferase"
                     /db_xref="COG:COG1477"
                     /translation="MIALSRRRFLIISAACAASPAMAFDTHWRGTALGAAASLRLVGLT
                     DAEAAPIITAVEGEVTRLEDIFSLYRPQSQLSRLNRDGVLTEPAPELLNVLSLSSALHQ
                     ASGGAFDPSIQPLWYALATGAGPEDLAAARAAVGWERVSFDAASVQLPVPGQSALTLNG
                     IAQGAITDRIAALLRGFGLRDVLVDMGEVAALGVRGDGTPWKAGLAAPDQRVLKRVALR
                     DRAVATSSSLGTQLGQGLGHIITPDGPANRDRTVSVSAPDAVIADGLSTAICAAPESQV
                     AEILRYFIGARVELNV"
     gene            69597..70490
                     /locus_tag="AF3_03627"
                     /gene="apbE_2"
     CDS             70639..71154
                     /gene="napF"
                     /locus_tag="AF3_03628"
                     /inference="ab initio prediction:Prodigal:002006"
                     /inference="similar to AA sequence:UniProtKB:P0AAL0"
                     /codon_start=1
                     /transl_table=11
                     /product="Ferredoxin-type protein NapF"
                     /db_xref="COG:COG1145"
                     /translation="MSQLTSRRAFLSARILREDPDAIRPPGAGVTGFADLCTGCEDCAG
                     ACPEDIITFDDSGFPVLDLSAGGCTLCGACAEVCPTPALLPERVAEWPWRARIEAASCL
                     SMNGVSCRLCQDTCEQEAIRFRLQLGGRAEPALETETCIGCGTCSAACPAGAITMHRPV
                     PLHPEVTQ"
     gene            70639..71154
                     /locus_tag="AF3_03628"
                     /gene="napF"
     CDS             71151..71444
                     /gene="napD"
                     /locus_tag="AF3_03629"
                     /inference="ab initio prediction:Prodigal:002006"
                     /inference="protein motif:HAMAP:MF_02200"
                     /codon_start=1
                     /transl_table=11
                     /product="Chaperone NapD"
                     /translation="MNICGCLVHIAPDHTDAARAAITGTDGVELHAEAEDGRFVVVVED
                     TADRLASETIMDLHQIPGVISLSLTYHHFEDPAEAAPRPDAPSQPSSRRPMQ"
     gene            71151..71444
                     /locus_tag="AF3_03629"
                     /gene="napD"
     CDS             71441..73933
                     /gene="napA_2"
                     /locus_tag="AF3_03630"
                     /EC_number="1.9.6.1"
                     /inference="ab initio prediction:Prodigal:002006"
                     /inference="similar to AA sequence:UniProtKB:P33937"
                     /codon_start=1
                     /transl_table=11
                     /product="Periplasmic nitrate reductase"
                     /db_xref="COG:COG0243"
                     /translation="MTISESRRTFLKASAAAATASAAGIPLAAGSASAQAAAPDIRWDK
                     AACRFCGTGCSVLVGTKDGRVVATQGDPDAPVNRGLNCIKGYFLSKIMYGKDRLTTPLL
                     RKTNGEYDKNGEFEPVSWDEAFDVMAAKWKEALAKKGPTSVGMFGSGQWTVWEGYAAAK
                     MMKAGFRSNNIDPNARHCMASAVVGFIRTFGIDEPMGCYDDLEHADTFVLWGSNMAEMH
                     PILWSRLTDTRLTKPGCEVHVLSTFEHRSFELADNGMVFNPQTDLAILNYIANYIIQNG
                     AVNEEFVKNHVNITKTATDIGYGLRDNHPLQQEAANPNVGKMEPISFEEYAEAVSEYTL
                     EYTSELSGVPADKLERLAQQYADPNRKVMSLWTMGFNQHTRGSWVNSLMYNVHLLVGKI
                     SEPGNSPFSLTGQPSACGTAREVGTFAHRLPADMVVMNDEHRKICETAWNVPAGTIPAK
                     PGFHAVLQHRKLKDGDLNAYWVQCNNNMQAAPNINEEGYPGYRNPENFITVSDPYPTVT
                     AVSADLILPTAMWVEKEGAYGNAERRTQFWRQQVKAPGEAKSDMWQVMEFSKRFTVEEV
                     WGEELLATMPEHRGKTMYEVLFANGSVDKFPLSETAEGFDNDESEHFGFYVQKGLFEEY
                     ANFGRGHAHDLAPFETYHQARGLRWPVVDGKETLYRFREGYDPYVPEGAGVKFYGKKDG
                     KASIIFAPYEPAAEEPDAEYDLWLCTGRVLEHWHSGSMTRRVPELHRAYPAAVVYMHPQ
                     DAKDRDLRRGQEIVLSTRRGEVTSRVETRGRNKVPRGLVFMPWFDEGQLTNKLTLDATC
                     PLSKETDFKKCACKVERA"
     gene            71441..73933
                     /locus_tag="AF3_03630"
                     /gene="napA_2"
     CDS             73962..74780
                     /gene="napG"
                     /locus_tag="AF3_03631"
                     /inference="ab initio prediction:Prodigal:002006"
                     /inference="similar to AA sequence:UniProtKB:P0AAL3"
                     /codon_start=1
                     /transl_table=11
                     /product="Ferredoxin-type protein NapG"
                     /db_xref="COG:COG1145"
                     /translation="MSFADKPLSPQRRRFLQDSARAAGGCVVAGTVLAYLARDARALPA
                     EALRPPGALPEKEFLSACIRCGLCVRDCPYDTLKLAELGLDAVATGTPFFTARDIPCEM
                     CDDIPCVAACPTGALDPALDNIDDAKMGVAVLVDQENCLNFLGLRCDVCYRVCPVIDEA
                     ITLDTTHNTRSGHHAMFIPTVHADRCTGCGMCEKSCVLPDAAIKVLPARLARGSSAEHY
                     RKGWEEKAAKGAPVVEGIIDLPDRLPGPGTDNLVTPGGFAPGYDLPGVGQ"
     gene            73962..74780
                     /locus_tag="AF3_03631"
                     /gene="napG"
     CDS             74777..75694
                     /gene="napH"
                     /locus_tag="AF3_03632"
                     /inference="ab initio prediction:Prodigal:002006"
                     /inference="similar to AA sequence:UniProtKB:P33934"
                     /codon_start=1
                     /transl_table=11
                     /product="Ferredoxin-type protein NapH"
                     /db_xref="COG:COG0348"
                     /translation="MSARTDMPTGHEAIASKGWIGAHRYLLLRRASQLFFLVLFLLGPW
                     FGIWIVQGTLAGSLTLDVLPLTDPFILLQSMVAGHWPEVTALIGGAIVLVIYALIGGRV
                     YCSWVCPINPVTDAANWLHRKLDLPKGWQPKRGTRLWILATVLLVSGLSGMIAWELINP
                     ITMLHRGLVFGMGFVWALIAAIFVFDVFVSRHGWCGHLCPVGAFYGLIGAKSLLRISAT
                     NRAACDDCMDCYAICPENQVISPALKGKPGSTPLILSPDCTNCGRCIDVCAVDVFTFTH
                     RFDDHVVQPFDPVAAPEPRAARPI"
     gene            74777..75694
                     /locus_tag="AF3_03632"
                     /gene="napH"
     CDS             75707..76144
                     /gene="napB"
                     /locus_tag="AF3_03633"
                     /inference="ab initio prediction:Prodigal:002006"
                     /inference="similar to AA sequence:UniProtKB:P0ABL3"
                     /codon_start=1
                     /transl_table=11
                     /product="Periplasmic nitrate reductase, electron transfer
                     subunit"
                     /db_xref="COG:COG3043"
                     /translation="MKKSIVTGGIALLPVLLLSGWAVAQSAQVESLRGADVDEPVPLDQ
                     IHRNVEGRQQRNYRQQPPLIPHSVEQYQIDIRTNQCLSCHDWTKAGDRNAPTLSMTHYL
                     DREGRELDRIAGTRYFCNQCHVPQADAPPLVDNVFQPSAGN"
     gene            75707..76144
                     /locus_tag="AF3_03633"
                     /gene="napB"
     CDS             76174..76866
                     /gene="napC"
                     /locus_tag="AF3_03634"
                     /inference="ab initio prediction:Prodigal:002006"
                     /inference="similar to AA sequence:UniProtKB:P0ABL5"
                     /codon_start=1
                     /transl_table=11
                     /product="Cytochrome c-type protein NapC"
                     /db_xref="COG:COG3005"
                     /translation="MADSPENRGLLGRLWNAIWTPTVLFSSGFLVLAGFLAGILFWGGF
                     HWTLELTNTEEFCTSCHTMETNLGEYRETVHYNNHSGVRAICSDCHVPDEWSHKIKAKI
                     MAVKDVYHELAGTISTPEQYEAHRLSMASAVWKKMKESDSRECRNCHNFDYMDFTIQET
                     RAASEHQRAIDTGMTCIDCHQGIAHNLPANYLEQYQKISEAVEGEVLQEHASASGDDIR
                     AFLNNSSN"
     gene            76174..76866
                     /locus_tag="AF3_03634"
                     /gene="napC"
     CDS             76880..77137
                     /locus_tag="AF3_03635"
                     /inference="ab initio prediction:Prodigal:002006"
                     /codon_start=1
                     /transl_table=11
                     /product="hypothetical protein"
                     /translation="MLDLLGTIGANVLGLPGILGLALGMMTRKLWLGAALGAVVGMLET
                     LVFAGFQFAHVEAVELGISILVGLCAGSLGTAIRLKGATV"
     gene            76880..77137
                     /locus_tag="AF3_03635"
     CDS             77623..80823
                     /locus_tag="AF3_03636"
                     /inference="ab initio prediction:Prodigal:002006"
                     /codon_start=1
                     /transl_table=11
                     /product="hypothetical protein"
                     /translation="MTGVLEASPRISKVLRLADLENHATLFRQEGVDDDILDELTDPEL
                     RDLGLTVGERKRFRKAQARLKSEEASTRQELRSEAERRQLTLVFCDLVGSTQLAQRYDP
                     EDLMQIMNLYLDTAIGTLKQHGCHLAYRQGDGIMVYFGYPKAMEDDAERAVRAVLETIE
                     AVQNLENRFGEKLDLRAGIATGMVVVGVVSSTSLGSQDFLVGETANLASRLQGLAEPGE
                     VVVSAETWRLTQGAFEFEPRGSHNLKGFDNQRTVYRAISESVAASRFDARVGQSAVDLV
                     ARGDDLSVLTQLWKDAQAGSGRFAFVGGAAGIGKSRLIKSLSETIGVKPFTLQCIPHLA
                     SLPLHPIVGELRRVSGDKSDDSIRGAISDFVQAASRLSDADLPVLLDMAGVETGAAPDP
                     DPLKKARKSLDVLLRSIGSLCDRRGTLLLVVEDVHWADATTLDVLEALASGLDGFPILV
                     VLSHRPEYEPPEHYEGRAARIDLTPLASSEASELVRRVAEPYSLPVILIRQIVEKADGV
                     PLYIEEMTKAVLDQLPQDAPINAEVLDALSIPATLQDSLMSRLDRMENAKPIAQLGSVI
                     GRSFTSAMIQAVAQEDMDVESALMQLMAAGVVLITGEAGTATYTFNHALVQDTAYNSLL
                     REDRQKVHLKIARALLAGHNAFGSPAPDTVAHHCDHGGLKDEAVSNWFTAGEQALSRLA
                     NLPAISAFRAALRNIGTMPANAERDGFELRVQMNILPAYMAIYGWSSDQVGETAARAME
                     LAHALGDGETLFAATFCRWTNFFVAGQMNRAMEMGQALDAMAGMSGDTVPNVLAARALS
                     FTHYFRGEFADCEQQLDRAFALITPELDMAMMPMTQSSTTASLLAIQGCLLWQQGKFDE
                     AEAARLKAIDVSRALNHAPNLVYIMGACSMFLPYAGEWDRLDVTMKEARKIADEEGFLY
                     LHAMQDIYMGLAQAGKGDIEGVPAHIEACMNLISKSGGNFTFPQNQIVLSELMIDQGDI
                     DQALDRLETVCTPGWERGETLNKPEYHRVRAKAFAAKGDRDSAIAEVELALALARECGA
                     VVQEQRAGALLDSLTKAE"
     gene            77623..80823
                     /locus_tag="AF3_03636"
     CDS             80876..81760
                     /locus_tag="AF3_03637"
                     /inference="ab initio prediction:Prodigal:002006"
                     /codon_start=1
                     /transl_table=11
                     /product="hypothetical protein"
                     /translation="MTDALDWNTEQWNAVNKAVHDEALRARVAASFLPLYGPLPADTQS
                     VPLNKLGLIDNASGAAKRLEVNDYDTLRLTTVSVNVYLKGAQVADPELAAAMIMFRRAA
                     AVVAKVEDDIIFNGQPGTGEAPRHAGGAPADLPPIYTVSGGGKYPGLLEAGEGQSISIN
                     GKKKPCSGPEVFEAVVAGINKLEAHGYLGPFACVMGNGLFQAVTTPIENSMVLPRDSIL
                     PFLDGPLLRSGTLPANKAALVSLQGAPVEIVVPSDIAVKYLQTSSDGEHIFRVQQKFHL
                     RIKEAQAICTITC"
     gene            80876..81760
                     /locus_tag="AF3_03637"
     CDS             81775..82599
                     /locus_tag="AF3_03638"
                     /inference="ab initio prediction:Prodigal:002006"
                     /codon_start=1
                     /transl_table=11
                     /product="hypothetical protein"
                     /translation="MGEFTDRGVTLRWSELINENGLNRVLIEAGPAVSSHDVVRVICSE
                     DGGPERAIRGWPLQCDPKTGFQRFAAMLPSVTQEKTLTWRPVLTTGGREYDPGRGKAPE
                     PAPPRPAKAITQVPALEHVGRFVVPFNDEFYPSGETPDGIWLHFGIKNGGTVDGPHLKG
                     TIDPLGGDWMRVRSDGVGLLHARALIQPVEGGAPILFEDTGVCDFGPDGYAGLAKGNLP
                     ASAPVRLAPRYLTSNPNYAWMNRLQGFGVGEASLSDITLRFDVYSAKGTSDG"
     gene            81775..82599
                     /locus_tag="AF3_03638"
     CDS             82592..84715
                     /locus_tag="AF3_03639"
                     /inference="ab initio prediction:Prodigal:002006"
                     /codon_start=1
                     /transl_table=11
                     /product="hypothetical protein"
                     /translation="MAEKVVILGGGVAGMSAAHELIERGYEVEIHERQLIPGGKARSIP
                     VMKGEGDHGSKAKHIKALEKWAEMDGASYPPGVKRPWLPGEHGFRFFPNFYRHITDTMA
                     RTPYYGKGTCYDNLVSTTQVLVSQFDDPGIIVPERFPRTLKDVADVLKTVAFTLSPRDQ
                     IAYEDVEHFIACMWRIATSCKERRFDEYERIGWWDFIGAEQRSEAYQKFLAIGLTRSLV
                     AAKATTASTKTVGDIAVQLQLGIATPEPHGNRLLNGPTNLVWIQPWLDYLKSKGVVYKF
                     NSKVTGIDCQDGRIVSATVEQDGEEKQVIGDWFISAMPIERIAPLITPAMTAIDPSLAK
                     LPLLAEDVQWMNGIQFYLTKDVELTHGHVIFIDSPWALTAVSQKQFWSAINFENWAEGK
                     TKGLLSIDISEWDKPGLNGKTARDCSREEIAHEVWEQLKRSVNVDGQTVLRDEDMHYWF
                     LDPDIVQDPNDPKRQTNVEPLLVNRINSWRLRPEAATLIPNFMLASDYVRTYTDLATME
                     GANEAARRAVNAILQRGGSKAEPCQIWDLHEPDILKPLRAYDFARYQAGLPWDNRFAVA
                     VEAALRMGQDAVGVERGGEGPLAVIAKPVTEYSKPGGITEDPAIADALRMICPPKELFD
                     LMVAYEPTADLPIPGEEIAEDVAFDLGRDSGQSGVLSKALPLTDSPLSATGTNLAETGR
                     NETKTRVIITQKG"
     gene            82592..84715
                     /locus_tag="AF3_03639"
     CDS             84720..85790
                     /locus_tag="AF3_03640"
                     /inference="ab initio prediction:Prodigal:002006"
                     /codon_start=1
                     /transl_table=11
                     /product="hypothetical protein"
                     /translation="MATGTAHLDPAAQQDFLKTLTSYGDRARETLLQLLPTGEPQAYLY
                     GPMRDYIETSGKGLRPALLLATCEAFGGDSENARVSAAVLELLHNAFLIHDDIEDQSDF
                     RRGRACMHKRLGVPLAINTGDGMQSLALRLLRQNLGPLGPETGMRVVDEFDHLLQQSIE
                     GQALELGWIRDNRLNVDASDYLMMCLKKTCWYSFIHPMRIGALIARPHDVASGVLNLDD
                     FNAFGFFLGAAFQIQDDVLNLVGSQDKYGKEIGGDIYEGKRTLMLGRLSLQADEPEKAR
                     LSDMLSNPRDSRSTQDVGWVLDRMDHYGCIRYAQDAANDLLASARQEFAQVFAATEEVP
                     RAFLGHFMDYLVTRQV"
     gene            84720..85790
                     /locus_tag="AF3_03640"
     CDS             complement(85781..86251)
                     /locus_tag="AF3_03641"
                     /inference="ab initio prediction:Prodigal:002006"
                     /codon_start=1
                     /transl_table=11
                     /product="hypothetical protein"
                     /translation="MPYFERKPYVSTPLPVSPIAPQPDAQPISDIARRVLGAERGTKQP
                     LEGPFACRKTCHPGGTATILLSFDAPNGGGPVALQFEPGDLINRNGDTLPANRVNVVPP
                     QIQLNPGESTDVAVIVTVPDLADPGEYHGRIACTGTVQTSILVMYEVANAQT"
     gene            complement(85781..86251)
                     /locus_tag="AF3_03641"
     CDS             complement(86327..87106)
                     /gene="caiD_2"
                     /locus_tag="AF3_03642"
                     /EC_number="4.2.1.149"
                     /inference="ab initio prediction:Prodigal:002006"
                     /inference="similar to AA sequence:UniProtKB:Q8GB17"
                     /codon_start=1
                     /transl_table=11
                     /product="Carnitinyl-CoA dehydratase"
                     /translation="MDPIKTRRDGSILEVTLDRPKANAIDLITSRRMGEVFAEFRDDPD
                     LRVAILTGAGEKFFCPGWDLKAAADGDAVDGDYGVGGFGGLQELRDLNKPVIAAVNGIA
                     CGGGLELALSADMILAADHATFALPEIRSGTVADAASVRLPKRIPYHIAMELLLTGRWF
                     DAEEANRWGLVNEIIAADQLMDRTWELARLLASGPPLVYAAIKEIVRDAEDAKFQDAMN
                     RITKRQLRSVDVLYSSEDQLEGARAFAEKRDPVWKGK"
     gene            complement(86327..87106)
                     /locus_tag="AF3_03642"
                     /gene="caiD_2"
     CDS             complement(87110..89125)
                     /gene="FCS1"
                     /locus_tag="AF3_03643"
                     /EC_number="6.2.1.34"
                     /inference="ab initio prediction:Prodigal:002006"
                     /inference="similar to AA sequence:UniProtKB:A0A2P1BT06"
                     /codon_start=1
                     /transl_table=11
                     /product="Trans-feruloyl-CoA synthase FCS1"
                     /translation="MTKDLTRLLRPKSIAVIGGGAWCQQVILQSERMGYAGQIWPVHPK
                     ASDISGHKVYGHIEDLPDAPDAVFIGINRHATVEAVQVLSSMGAGGAVCFASGFSEAVA
                     EDDTGGDLQDQLINAAGDMPILGPNCYGFINALDGALLWPDQHGVVPVDKGVAILTQSS
                     NISINLTMQKRGLPIAYMVTCGNMAQTSQAQIASALIDDPRVTAVGLHIEGFKNIREWE
                     ALAAKAHAKGVPLVALKVGASEQAQAATVSHTASLAGSDAGAQALLDRLGIPRLSALPD
                     FLETLKLLHCYGPLPGGNIASISCSGGEASLIADMAVGTGLQFPRLSGEKLTRLRSALG
                     PMVALNNPLDYHTYIWRDELAMTRAWSGMTGDDIDMTFSIVDYPTTDSTDWACATQAAL
                     NVRAETGARFAIVATLPELLPEDIAQQLMAGGVVPLMGLREALSATRAAGQVKAPSATP
                     VLQPGMMEPTQILTEGASKAALAECGLRIPQNRTVRGAEAARAAADQMEGPFAVKGVGL
                     AHKSEHSAVRLGIRAGDVAAVAADIGTEDILIEEMVTGTVAELLIGVVRDPAHGFVLTL
                     GAGGVLTELLRDTVSLLVPSPPGDIRSALGQLKIAPLLAGYRGQPAADMDAIVAAVEAV
                     QTYVMQNADTLGEVEINPLLCTPDKAVAVDALIRKA"
     gene            complement(87110..89125)
                     /locus_tag="AF3_03643"
                     /gene="FCS1"
     CDS             complement(89128..90288)
                     /gene="acrC_2"
                     /locus_tag="AF3_03644"
                     /EC_number="1.3.1.95"
                     /inference="ab initio prediction:Prodigal:002006"
                     /inference="similar to AA sequence:UniProtKB:G3KIM8"
                     /codon_start=1
                     /transl_table=11
                     /product="Acryloyl-CoA reductase (NADH)"
                     /translation="MQFGLTEEQDMIVSTVRSFVEKEIYPYEDAVERSGTVPLELGNEI
                     KQKCIDLGFYACNFPEEVGGAGLSHLDFTLVERELGRGSMALTHFFGRPQNILMACNDE
                     QRERYLLPAVRGEKMDALAMTEPDAGSDVRGMKCQAVRDGGDWVVNGSKHFISGAEHAD
                     FFIVFVATGVDETPKGPKKRITTFLVDRGTPGFEVRDGYRSVSHRGYKNCILYFDNCRL
                     SDAQVLGEVDGGFAVMNEWLYATRLTVAAFSVGRARRCFDYALNYAAERKQFGQPIGKF
                     QGVGFQIADMITEIDAADWLTLAAAWRLDQNLPANREIASAKLYASEALARVTDTTLQI
                     FGGMGLMDDFPIERFWRDARVERIWDGTSEIQRHIISRDLLRPLGA"
     gene            complement(89128..90288)
                     /locus_tag="AF3_03644"
                     /gene="acrC_2"
     CDS             90369..91316
                     /gene="cdhR_7"
                     /locus_tag="AF3_03645"
                     /inference="ab initio prediction:Prodigal:002006"
                     /inference="similar to AA sequence:UniProtKB:Q9HTH5"
                     /codon_start=1
                     /transl_table=11
                     /product="HTH-type transcriptional regulator CdhR"
                     /db_xref="COG:COG4977"
                     /translation="MPNSKILSQQYNVLLFNGFSNHCLANMVEPLRAANTLSRQALYAW
                     RFCSLDGNPVQSSSGLVVTPNGAIGDQQGDFLVVMPSYGYLKLDTRSTMRAVLAAAKKH
                     KHLAGLDTGSWLLASAGLLDDHRATIHWDEFSRFEERFPAVEAVRERFVIDGNRLTCSG
                     AMAAFDLALTLIRRDHGPLLAMEVEHLFMSRNGRGHYDLPLKSEDTLVNRALTVMQAHL
                     EAPLSVRSVARKIGCSQKRLETRVQAELKTTPQALYRRLRLNRARNLAEDTEQSIAEIA
                     GRCGYENASAMTRAFKAEFGQTPTAFRNGNLSRP"
     gene            90369..91316
                     /locus_tag="AF3_03645"
                     /gene="cdhR_7"
     CDS             complement(91552..92529)
                     /gene="mcl1_2"
                     /locus_tag="AF3_03646"
                     /EC_number="4.1.3.24"
                     /inference="ab initio prediction:Prodigal:002006"
                     /inference="similar to AA sequence:UniProtKB:B6E2X2"
                     /codon_start=1
                     /transl_table=11
                     /product="L-malyl-CoA/beta-methylmalyl-CoA lyase"
                     /db_xref="COG:COG2301"
                     /translation="MSFHPIEQAPARLNRSELAVPGSQPGMFEKAAKSDVDVIFLDLED
                     AVAPDEKEQARRNIIQALNEIDWGNKTMSVRINGLDTHYMYRDVVDVVEQAGQRLDLIM
                     IPKVGTAADVYAVDMLVTQIEDAKGYKKRIGFEHIIETALGMQNVSAIAAASKRNESLH
                     FGVADYAASTRARTTIIGGVNPDYSVLTDPDADGGRLNHWGDMWHYALARMVVAARANG
                     LRPIDGPFGDFQDPDGYKAAAKRAAVLGCEGKWAIHPSQIALANEVMSPSDAEVTKARR
                     ILVAMAEAEADGKGAVSLDGRLIDYASIRQAEVLVEKASQIAAA"
     gene            complement(91552..92529)
                     /locus_tag="AF3_03646"
                     /gene="mcl1_2"
     CDS             complement(92547..93842)
                     /gene="glyA2_2"
                     /locus_tag="AF3_03647"
                     /EC_number="2.1.2.1"
                     /inference="ab initio prediction:Prodigal:002006"
                     /inference="similar to AA sequence:UniProtKB:Q3JGP5"
                     /codon_start=1
                     /transl_table=11
                     /product="Serine hydroxymethyltransferase 2"
                     /translation="MNAPHRTNGFFTQSLSDRDPELFGSIRSELGRQRDEIELIASENI
                     VSAAVMEAQGSVMTNKYAEGYPGRRYYGGCEFVDIAENLAIDRAKQLFGCGFANVQPNS
                     GSQANQGVFQALIQPGDTILGMSLDAGGHLTHGARPNQSGKWFNAVQYGVRQQDNMLDY
                     DQVEALAKEHNPKLIIAGGSAIPRQIDFARMREIADMVGAYLHVDMAHFAGLVAAGEHP
                     SPFPYAHVATTTTHKTLRGPRGGMILTNDEDIAKKVNSAIFPGIQGGPLMHVIAAKAVA
                     FGEALRPEFKSYIQQVVTNAQALSDQLIKGGLDTVTHGTDTHVVLVDLRPKGVKGNATE
                     KALGRAHITCNKNGVPFDPEKPTITSGIRLGSPAGTTRGFGETEFRQIADWIIEVVDGL
                     AANGEDGNSEVEARVRAQVADLCNRFPIYPNL"
     gene            complement(92547..93842)
                     /locus_tag="AF3_03647"
                     /gene="glyA2_2"
     CDS             complement(93865..96495)
                     /gene="ppc"
                     /locus_tag="AF3_03648"
                     /EC_number="4.1.1.31"
                     /inference="ab initio prediction:Prodigal:002006"
                     /inference="similar to AA sequence:UniProtKB:A0QWX4"
                     /codon_start=1
                     /transl_table=11
                     /product="Phosphoenolpyruvate carboxylase"
                     /db_xref="COG:COG2352"
                     /translation="MQALAPNMQPTPNPSGYAEGLRSELRALWRNILLKRAPHVAAWAE
                     ATPLQPIPTGPEATPYLQALSIWFQLLCIIDENAEVRDRRLTETQNGAETVDGGFAEAL
                     TDLSLTYSQVEKLTADLCTGPTLTAHPTEAKRVTVLEIHRRIYRNLVSLETQRWTPTEH
                     AELLNGLEGEIDLLWLTGELRLSRPSLHDEIEWGFQFFRDAIFDAVPQVMGRFDQACLQ
                     VLGRTPSETPDIRFHSWIGGDRDGNPNVTTEITALALKRGRETVLDLYRQALERAAKRL
                     SISALILPLPEPVRTQVQAIVDQAPVDGRNRNEPFRQALNAIRYRLTNSGYDHISQFVG
                     DLDTLDTALCAVNADILARQHIRPLRRAASVFGFRTTTLDIRQNSTVTTDVLAEIWSHN
                     GQVPVYGTVEWSARLRTELADQNLPYQNRDALSDQARELLALLALVYGVRSGPDPKAIG
                     PFILSMTRSADDILGIYLLARYAGFGSETLDLSVVPLFETIADLRNAPSILLDVLAVPL
                     ARRSLKTDGRVIEVMLGYSDSGKDGGYFCSTWELERAQRRIVSALASQGFKATFFHGRG
                     GSVSRGGAPTGRAIAAQPSGTVAGRLRVTEQGEVVSAKYANRGTAAAHLELLLSSTMRH
                     TATPDEAPSRPEFDDALDALSELSQTAYVSLLQMPGFLDYFQQASPVQELARLKMGSRP
                     TRRFGAASLDDLRAIPWVFAWSQNRHLITGWYGFGTAMASFRKFRGARGDDVLHDMFRH
                     SRLFRLAVDEMEKSLYQADMEIAAQYGELVSDIEIRQRVSQVIKAEYDSACKATRFLTG
                     GQVIGHRFPRLCERFDRKQAELARIHALQVELLQHARNEPQAGSVPVPLLQSMNAISAG
                     LGWTG"
     gene            complement(93865..96495)
                     /locus_tag="AF3_03648"
                     /gene="ppc"
     CDS             complement(96495..97466)
                     /locus_tag="AF3_03649"
                     /EC_number="1.1.1.29"
                     /inference="ab initio prediction:Prodigal:002006"
                     /inference="similar to AA sequence:UniProtKB:P36234"
                     /codon_start=1
                     /transl_table=11
                     /product="Glycerate dehydrogenase"
                     /translation="MVKPSVLVTRRWPAAVEAQLAENYNAVLNTGDKPMSPAEIRQALK
                     TYDAVLPTVTDILSAEAMDVPGAQTKILANYGVGYSHICEPSARELGMTVTNTPDVLSE
                     CTADIAMTLLLMVARRAGEGERELRSGTWTGWRPTHLVGTKVSGKTLGIIGYGRIGQEM
                     ARRAHHGFGMDILVYNRSQIAPDVLARCNATQVASIDDLLPQCDFVSLHCPGGAENRHL
                     INARRLGLMKPDAFLINTARGEVIDEWALIQALMFEMIGGAALDVFDGEPRISPDLLQC
                     DNLVMLPHLGSATREAREAMGFRVLDNLNDFFEGREPRDRVI"
     gene            complement(96495..97466)
                     /locus_tag="AF3_03649"
     CDS             complement(97466..98353)
                     /gene="sucD_2"
                     /locus_tag="AF3_03650"
                     /EC_number="6.2.1.5"
                     /inference="ab initio prediction:Prodigal:002006"
                     /inference="similar to AA sequence:UniProtKB:P80865"
                     /codon_start=1
                     /transl_table=11
                     /product="Succinate--CoA ligase [ADP-forming] subunit
                     alpha"
                     /db_xref="COG:COG0074"
                     /translation="MSILLDRDSRVIVQGITGRMARFHTKDMLNYGTNVVGGVVPGKGG
                     ETVEGVPVFDTVKQAVEATGADASLVFVPPPFAADSIMEAADAGIRYCVCITDGIPAQD
                     MIRVKRYMYRYPKEKRMVLTGPNCAGTISPGKALLGIMPGHIYLPGHVGIIGRSGTLGY
                     EAAAQLKERGIGVSTSVGIGGDPINGSSFKDILKRFEKDEDTHVIAMIGEIGGPQEAEA
                     AEYIRDHITKPVIAYVAGLTAPKGRTMGHAGAIISAFGESASEKVEILSAAGVTVAENP
                     AVIGETIARVMEAA"
     gene            complement(97466..98353)
                     /locus_tag="AF3_03650"
                     /gene="sucD_2"
     CDS             complement(98350..99549)
                     /gene="sucC_2"
                     /locus_tag="AF3_03651"
                     /EC_number="6.2.1.5"
                     /inference="ab initio prediction:Prodigal:002006"
                     /inference="similar to AA sequence:UniProtKB:P99071"
                     /codon_start=1
                     /transl_table=11
                     /product="Succinate--CoA ligase [ADP-forming] subunit beta"
                     /translation="MDIHEYQAKEILSNFGVAIPSGALAYSPEQAAYRARELGGDKWIV
                     KAQVHAGGRGKAGGVKLCNTENEIYQACDDLFGRKLVTHQTGPEGKGIYRVYVEAAVPI
                     DREIYLGFVLDRSSQRVMIVASSEGGMEIEDISADRPESIVRSIVEPAVGLQEFQAREI
                     AFNLGLEPRLIQQMVRTLQGCYAAFSELDATMVEINPLVITGDDRVLALDAKMSFDDNA
                     LFRHPQISELRDKSQEDPRESRAADRGLSYVGLDGNIGCIVNGAGLAMATMDTIKLAGG
                     EPANFLDIGGGASPERVAKAFRLVLSDDNVQAILVNIFAGINRCDWVAEGVVQALRELD
                     LDLPVVVRLAGTNVEEGQKILAKSGLPIIRASTLMEAAERAVGAWKNDLTQGTKMRAVK
                     "
     gene            complement(98350..99549)
                     /locus_tag="AF3_03651"
                     /gene="sucC_2"
     CDS             complement(99565..100806)
                     /gene="phnW_1"
                     /locus_tag="AF3_03652"
                     /EC_number="2.6.1.37"
                     /inference="ab initio prediction:Prodigal:002006"
                     /inference="protein motif:HAMAP:MF_01376"
                     /codon_start=1
                     /transl_table=11
                     /product="2-aminoethylphosphonate--pyruvate transaminase"
                     /translation="MTFQIFPPLEIPQTLAAGPGPGNTDARVLKAFANAGVADHMQGDV
                     LRGMVECKHMLRKIWGTQNAYTFAVAGTGWSALDTMFSAVMPGDKVVAFANGTFSGIDA
                     LTLRIKAATPEEHAANPMAPQAASVTVIEVPHGQPVTGDLVEATLAQHKPKWAFMAHWE
                     TGSGRINDLRGFSDACERHGAMGLIDAVSSLGVDDFSIDDFPGIAGWASCPQKGLCCLP
                     LTYAPVSFTDAYIASLRTTGAYTYVHNPIFEARHWGIVDGQDVEKGTYHRTHSGYAVAA
                     FHESLRLTLQEGLAKRSASYKTHEKVLRDAVTEMGCEVTSDMPSLIVLNLPPELAGREM
                     ELVQNCRARGFGIWPTLSEPVQVRIGILNQLNRDAVSRIVRLFAEAIRELGGTVDQDAI
                     EDLLESRYGTSIAA"
     gene            complement(99565..100806)
                     /locus_tag="AF3_03652"
                     /gene="phnW_1"
     CDS             101027..101656
                     /gene="uhpA"
                     /locus_tag="AF3_03653"
                     /inference="ab initio prediction:Prodigal:002006"
                     /inference="similar to AA sequence:UniProtKB:P0AGA6"
                     /codon_start=1
                     /transl_table=11
                     /product="Transcriptional regulatory protein UhpA"
                     /db_xref="COG:COG2197"
                     /translation="MVETPNKPIDIMLADGNPLVLSAMSEIFERDPRFSLMATSATAEG
                     FLGTVMRVPVQVGVVDWTLPVLGAAKLIEVLRDQPNAPRFVVYGDTGGDVPRLAMQAGA
                     AGFAARTGEVEGLLETCAKVAAGKMVFPFIDIRKMQQDPIQSLSRKERAILEALAQGMS
                     NRDLSKELQISTNTVKFHLSNIYEKLSVKNRTQAIAYFYSSQQSRN"
     gene            101027..101656
                     /locus_tag="AF3_03653"
                     /gene="uhpA"
ORIGIN
        1 aaagataacc gttttgaagt ttgaaaaggt cacctcgctt ggaaacaggc gggtgccctc
       61 tgaaaagatc agtgcgtccg gcgtcaaccc gatcttgagc aaccaataaa gcgggaacaa
      121 cgcaaagatc agatagaacg caagtgccgc gtatttaccc acaaccagca gggggttggg
      181 tttcctgaca gctgacatgg tcaactcctc aaatcttgac cagcttcttg cgaagccaga
      241 gcaggataac ggcgtaaatc agaaggatca gcaacagcgc cacagcaatg gttgacgcgt
      301 agccgaagtc caatttgcga aaagcggtgg tgaatatgta ggtcgacagg atttgcgtcg
      361 aattggcagg cccgccgccg gtcatcacat agatcaggtc ggcgaaattg gcgatccaga
      421 tcgtcctcag catcacggtg atcgcgatca tcggagcaag gaacggcaac gtgatcttgg
      481 tgaaggtctg ccagggggtc gcgccatcga cttctgcggc ctcataaagc tcaccgggta
      541 tcgattgcaa agccgccagc agtgtgatcg caaagaacgg tacgccgaac cagatatttg
      601 cagtgatcgg gccccatatt gcaagcttag gatcgccaag gatattgtag ggctctgaca
      661 gaatgccaag ggcggccagc caatgcggta gcgggccgat gacagggtta aaaagccacg
      721 cccatgtcag cgcggaaagg aaggtcggga cagcccaggg taggaaaaca agcgcctgaa
      781 aaagtttctt tccatagaac tgcgtattca aaagcatggc aaggccaagg ccaagcagaa
      841 actggaacgt tatcgaccaa aaggtccaga acagcgtgtt ctccatcgcg atccagaact
      901 tgcggtctcg ccacaggtca acgtagtttt caaacccgat ccaaccagac gcaaaaggct
      961 ttaacagctc aatggattgg aacgaatatg agattccgat gattagcgga accatgatca
     1021 ccgcaccgat caaaagaatt gcgggcgaca aatagaaaaa aggctcgacc atgtattgca
     1081 ggtagagcga gcgtcgtgcc cgggtttccc cgggcctgac agttttctga atgcgcgaaa
     1141 tcactgtttt gccttccact tggcatgctc gtcggtgagg aactctgccc actcgtccgc
     1201 gacgtcctgc gcactgcgct gtcccaacag ggcttcctga ctggtttcca gcagaagtgt
     1261 gctgccaaaa tagccccact gctccaggtt ggttggcatt gttgtcggca catattgctc
     1321 gccgttcagt tcctcaaacc agcctttgaa ttgctcggtc tggaaatgag gatcctgatc
     1381 agcgcctttg tggatcggaa tgacgccaac gcgttttgcc cacgtggcgt tggcttcggg
     1441 cgtcgacaag gccgcaacca gatcaaaggc ttcgtcttca tgttcagtcg cattgaagat
     1501 cgaccagcct gcgaacccaa tggtcgggaa agctttgccc gaaggcccaa caggcatcgg
     1561 aatgaccgcg aaatcttcgg caggcatccg ctcggcaata gcgatcagtg cgtccgggtc
     1621 ctgatcgagg aatgcacagg tgccggaata gaagccggcc acgatctcgt taaagcccca
     1681 actgacggca tccttgggcg catacccgtt ctgatacata tcgatcatga actggatacc
     1741 ttcgaccgag ccgggctcgt tgatgcggct gacaccgtct tctgtgaaga actcgttggt
     1801 gccgttcatg gccgccgcga acatgatcca gccatttgtt ccaccgggac caccgcgcaa
     1861 acagtatcca tacttgccct caagctcgga caccgcggcc gaggctgcct tgaactcctc
     1921 catcgtagtc gggggagcgt cgatacccgc ttcggccagc agtttcttgt tgtagaacat
     1981 cgcccgcagg tagaagccgt acgggatcat ataaaggtca cccgcctggc tgcccatggc
     2041 gactgtcttg tcagtcagag aagccccgtg ttcccatccg gcgacatgat ccttgagact
     2101 gaccagctga tcggacccgg catagagggc ctgccaggtg tcgggcattt caaccacatc
     2161 cgggatgtcg cctcctgcca ccattgttgc cagcttttcg aacgcgttac cccaaggtag
     2221 cgatacaatc tcgacagtga cgtcggggtt attggcttcg aattcatcaa ccagtccctg
     2281 aagcacctct gtacgctcgg ggcttgtaat aacctcgacc agtttcagtg tggtctcggc
     2341 ataagacgcc gaacccatga acacggccgc agccgtcatt ccagctagta gttttttcat
     2401 gttttcctcc tgttgatttt attgagcgaa cagttctaag ccgtgctttc ggcgagagcc
     2461 gaagcaaaat cggcccatag atcttccgcc gactcgagcc ccaaactcag gcgcacaaga
     2521 ttgggtgaga ccccaaattt atgcattgag ttctgttcgc cagcctgagc aagcccgacg
     2581 cgcgcaggca ggatcagact ttcgaagcca ccccagctca caccgaggcg aaataggttc
     2641 aaggcatcag aaagttttgc gatgtcgaca ctgtcatcaa actcaaccga cataagaccg
     2701 gaccgcccgg tcaacccggg cacgtcgttg gcaccgggtg agttgacccg cctgacctgc
     2761 ggaacagtgg ccaggcgatc aacaaacgtg ttggccgttg cttgatgctg catcatgcgt
     2821 gcgttcagcg tgcgcaggcc gcgcgtcagc aggaaggcct caaaaggtgc cagtttggcg
     2881 ccaagcaaag gaagtgtcag atcacggatg cgggcgatat ggtcccggga ggcaaccacc
     2941 acgcccgcaa ccgtgtccga gtgccccgaa atgtatttcg aggccgagtg gatgacgatg
     3001 tcgatgccca atgagagggg gcgttggaac accgggcttg cccatgaatt atcgatcatc
     3061 gtcaacacat tgtggcgtct ggcatgctct gcgacgcgac gcagatccat cgcctcaaaa
     3121 acgatcgatc cggggctctc cagataggca accgttacat cggcaagcag atcggggtcg
     3181 ttctcgaaac gctccggcgc atggtagtcg atatgcaccc cgaacgggcg caggatgcgc
     3241 tccatgaacc ggaatgaatc cggatagacg tgttcgacgc aggcaatccg gtcaccgggt
     3301 ttgacaaatg ccagcagcgt tgaggaaatg gccgccatcc cggaagcaaa tgcaacggca
     3361 gcctgacctt gttcggcttc agccatgagc gtttcaaacg cggcgacggt cgggttttcc
     3421 acgcgcgtgt agatggctgt ttctgatctt ccggccatcc ggtcttcaaa actctgataa
     3481 ttgtcaaagg tgaatagtga ggtttgaaca ataggaggcg tgaccgaacc tgcctcttcc
     3541 gggaagatag ttgcaagacg cgttgcaagg tctctgtaat cagacattct gactttccat
     3601 gatttctagg acttctgctt cgaccatgtc catgatctcg ccgataatac gcgcggcttc
     3661 atctgcacgg cctgcgacaa ctgcttcagc cagctgcgca tgtattggaa ttgaggcttg
     3721 acccaagtgt ggttggccga atggggtgtc atatacttcg tgaaatgctt tctgaatttg
     3781 ccgtatcaac tgcccgaaaa gtgggtttcc gcacgcttca tgcagtgccg cgtgaaaccg
     3841 gtagtcggcc ggtcgccaat cctcacccgc agaatgaaca gctatgagct cggcaacgcg
     3901 ggccgaaatc aaaagccgct gcgcgtctga gcaattcaat gcagccaacc ttgcagcctc
     3961 gatttccagt ggccggcgca cggcgtgtgt ccgcaaaagg ctttcggctt cgagcttcag
     4021 cgtgagtggg agatggatcg tgttggcaga tacctcggct gccaaacgcg tccctgcttt
     4081 cttgttccgc acaacgatgc ccatgttctg ccaacttgtc agggcctcgc gaaccttcgc
     4141 ccgtccgatt ccaagctgat ttgcaatttc gatctctggc ggcaggcgat cgcctacttt
     4201 caaaccttcc gcttcgatca ttccagagag agcttccaga acgtcccggc cactgctgcc
     4261 agccggtagc accttcaagg tgttgccgac actctcagct ttttccttta ggggcgttct
     4321 tttgaccacg tgcgacttct ccgattcgtg tttcattcac ttctacattt aatgtaggac
     4381 aaaataaaca ataatgtccg acaatataac aacacttgcc atccctacag ataaagtcga
     4441 aaaaatttgg tctcggtcat ttcgcggccg gatcgataca gccttcctcg cctgcggctt
     4501 gttggcgggt tgtggtcttt gcgtgaccgt ctttcttgct gtattccgcc cgaattgccg
     4561 ttatcctgaa gcgcccgcct aacggtgccc ataatcgccg ttaggttttt ttgtcagcta
     4621 cggctgaata gtgcttcttt acgccaagga cccgcggttt cttgcccaaa aaaagatgtg
     4681 caaacttggc aaggctgatc taacttttta agtgcggggt cgcatctccg aataatatgg
     4741 atttaaaaca ttgaaacctg aacaccgcgt atccgcggcc ccccgacatg aactgcgcaa
     4801 tgtgcgcaat caggggatcg cgttccttgc tttggcgttc ttgttcagca tttttgtgaa
     4861 cctgcttatg ctgacaggcc cattgtttat gttgcaggtg tatgaccggg tattgggctc
     4921 gcgtgcggtg gaaacactga cagcgttgtt tttgttggtg gcgttgcttt atgcgctgat
     4981 ggcgatgctg gattttgccc gcggacgcat cgttgcccgg ttcggcgcac ggttccagtc
     5041 acagttggat gagcgcgtct tcgaagcaac gctgcggcgt tcacttatgc cgcaaatacg
     5101 atctgccccg gcgacggcct tgcgtgatct ggaatccatt cgaaacctgt gttcgtcccc
     5161 cgttctgctg gcggtgatgg atataccatg gacgcctgtt tttctgggcg cgattttcct
     5221 gtttcatccc ctgctgggtt ggctggccgt gacaagcggt gttctacttg tcgtgattgc
     5281 actgctcaat caggcgctga ccagcaggaa agtcgccgag gcacaatctg cagcggcgcg
     5341 ggcaaacgcc tttgcggaac atgcgagaca agcggcagag gttgtgcgct ctcaaggtat
     5401 gcaggcggac gtgacaaagc ggtggttgga ccagcgttcg aatgccttac gccaaaccat
     5461 ttctgccagc gattggacag gcagttttac atctctgacc aagtcgctac gactgtttct
     5521 tcaatctgca atgcttgcct tgggcgcgtg gctggttctg caaaatgaaa tgacaccggg
     5581 cgcgatgatt gcgggctcaa tccttttggg tcgggccctc gccccggtcg aacaagcggt
     5641 tggccaatgg ggcatgatcg aacgtgcgcg aacagcctgg acttccctca gccggttttt
     5701 ggatcagacc ccacccgaag agcagcggat ccgcttgccc atcccgaagg cgcagctgga
     5761 agcaaaatcg ctgactgtca ttccccctgg ggcaacaacg ccaacgttgc ggaacgtcaa
     5821 tctgaaactg caaccgggca aggcgctggg tgtcatcggc aaaagcgggt cgggaaagac
     5881 gacactggcc aaggcgttgc tggggctttg gaatccggca gccggggaaa ttcggctggg
     5941 tggtgccact ctggatcaat atgactccag cgatttgggc agccatatcg gatatttgcc
     6001 gcagcaggtt accctattta acggaacggt ggccgagaac atcgcccgga tgtcggagaa
     6061 cccggattcc gaagcggtgg tggccgcggc caaaaaagcc aatgcacacg acctgatcct
     6121 gtctttggag aaaggttatg gcaccttcct tgaaggcaat gacagtcagt tgtcaggtgg
     6181 acagaaacag cgcatcgctc tggcccgcgc cctctatggc gaccctgttc tgcttattct
     6241 ggacgaacca aactcggcac tggacgcgga tggcaccgaa gccttgaacg cggccgtgag
     6301 ggggctcaag gcggcaggca aagccgccat catcatgaca caccgtccgc aggccatttc
     6361 ggaatgtgac gatctggccg ttgttgaaaa aggacaagtg gtcaggttcg gtagtcgtga
     6421 cgaggttctc ggcgcaatgg tgcagaatgc gggcgcgatt aagcgcaagc ttagccccgt
     6481 aggtgaataa tggcaaaaaa cacgaccaag aagcaggcgc aggcctggag tatgagaatc
     6541 cccgccctgg taggattcgc cgcacttgcc attttggtcg gcggactggg cctttgggca
     6601 gtgaagacac gcctagctgg tgcgatcgta tcctcaggcg tgatcgaggt acaaagcaac
     6661 cgtcaggtgg tcgaacaccc tgatggcggc gttgttggcg aaatctttgt acgcgatggt
     6721 gatgtggtcg cctcgggcga gatgttgctg agactggatg atactttcct attgtccgaa
     6781 cagacgattg tggaagcgca gcttttcgaa cttctggtcc ggcgtgcccg gcttcaggcc
     6841 gaacgcgacg ggctttcgtc gcaagagctg tcggcgcagt tgcacgaggt acaggaggaa
     6901 tacagcattg atcccgacct gattgtaggg caacaaaact tgttcgacgc gcgggtggaa
     6961 acaatgtcca agcagcacga acaactgaaa aagcagttgg ttcagatcga aagtgagatc
     7021 gaaggcacac aagcccaact cgtttccctg cgccgtcagg ttgagttgat cgaggatgag
     7081 ctggaagacc agcaaagcct gttgaaacgt ggattgaccc aaaccagtcg cgtgctggcc
     7141 ctgcaacggg aagaagccag cctgacaggt gaaataggtc gactggaagc cgctgtcgcc
     7201 cgcctcaaag ggcagatcgc atcaaccgag atccagatcg ttgaactgac tgcaacccgc
     7261 cgggaggagg cgattaccac tttgcgagac gtacaggcgc aaattgctga actttcggaa
     7321 cgccgactgt ccctgtccga gcggatggca cgtttggaca tccgcgcacc tgtcaacgga
     7381 accgtttacg gcagtcaggt ctttgccctg cagtcggtga ttcagccggg cgaacccatg
     7441 atgtatgtgg tcccacagga tacgccattg ctggtcgccg cgcgtgtgga cgcaatccat
     7501 gtggatcagc tgcacgtggg tcaacctgtc gctctgcgat ttccggcctt caatcagcgc
     7561 gaaacacctg aattggacgg gcaggtcaaa aacgtgtctg ccgacacttt cacggatgaa
     7621 cagtccggct tcactttcta ccgcgccgag gtgattatga atgatggtga aatggaccgt
     7681 ctcaacggtc aggaactttt gccgggtatg cctgttgaga cactgatcaa aaccgatgag
     7741 cgcactccgt tgtcctatct tgtcaagccg ctggccgatt acttcaatcg tgcatttagg
     7801 gaataacggc agggctatct ctggattacc gcgctttccc attcggccag aaaccggcgg
     7861 cgttttaatc tgtccaaaaa cgtcatcaac gctggatcca gcccgatcgt ttcacgttct
     7921 tcgtccgtgt cataaggtgc caaaggcggg agggtatggc tgccacctgc ccggctggat
     7981 tgactggata caaggtgacg gacaaaagac gcggcaaatt caggtacggg tgtaccttca
     8041 agcaccatcg ccgtgcgcat catggtcgtc tgaaaatccg acggcagaat aacctcaagc
     8101 gtatccttgt gcccggcgcg cgcatccgcg tagctgccaa gtacattgta ggcgacggcg
     8161 atctcgcctt taacaaggtc gtcaatcatg tcacccgaac agcagtacag acgcacatcc
     8221 aaaccgccca tgacttccat cagacgccag aacgtttctg acgcacgggc atcctgcgtc
     8281 gcaaacagat accctagacc ggactggcgg atgtcataag ttcccacccg gccccgaaaa
     8341 ctgtctggtc gcattcgaag tgcttcgatc agttgctgtc gggtctccgg gataggcgcg
     8401 ccggaaaagg cggcacggtt gatcacgatg gtcgcgggct cgaacgtgaa ggcgaaaaga
     8461 ctgcgatgcc actgcgccca ggacggcaga gatatgtcat cgatcacgcg tccatatccg
     8521 tcattggcca gtttcagttg caggtccata gcgctggaaa tgacaatatc gaaatcttcc
     8581 ggtgcggcac gcacgattcg atcgatgtcg gcagtacccg tcaccatata ctcgacagaa
     8641 atgtcagggt tctccttgat aaaaccggaa atcataggct caaacaaaaa cgtatccgtg
     8701 ctcgagatga cccgaatatg cgcctcgtct gcttcggcgt tgaatacttg ccgatcctcc
     8761 cagatttgcg ccagtgtgac agcaggaaac caaaggaaga ctaaagcgat aatgtaacgc
     8821 aagcgccgcc tccctgcctg ttggacaagt caagcgttcc accatgcgct gttgcaacgt
     8881 cccgcgcgat ggtcaggccc agaccggacc cgatggtgcc acttgcgttc ttaccccgtt
     8941 cgaaacggcg cgtgagagtg tcaatttcgt ttatggggaa ccccgtgcca cgatctttta
     9001 cccggatttg aacccgtggt tccgaagtga cttcgatgcg aacagaactg tcggccggag
     9061 catatttcag tgcattgtca atcatgttgc gtacggcgtt ttgaatgagg atggggtcac
     9121 ctgaatacat gacctgtggg tcgccacaaa gcgacagtga caggtccttc atctcggcaa
     9181 ttggtgttag gcgctgcaca aggtcacgga ccaaggcgtt caggtctatg tcttcccgct
     9241 caagatgatc agcccggaac gtgatcattg cgtgatccaa cagctgacca gctgcacgtg
     9301 agctttcgtc aatggcgcgc accatcgaac gcagcgcctc gcggttttct tctttttcaa
     9361 ctctttgcaa agtggcatca gcatatgacc tgacagtggc aagcggggtg cgaacgcggt
     9421 gagccgcttc ggcgataaaa tcttctgact ggctcagtga ctgatcaagc cgacccatca
     9481 atgagttcag tgaagcaacc aaaggggcca tttcgcgggg taccggcttt ttgaacgggc
     9541 tcaagtcctg tgggccacgg cgggtgacag aggttgtcaa cctgttcaac tgcccgatgg
     9601 tcgaggacgt cgcccaaaag gaaagagcgg cggcaagggc aaagaaccct acgcccagaa
     9661 tcgccgcatt gcgcgaaatc tggtccagag tctccgccaa cgcgtcttgt gtttgcccca
     9721 gcgcgactac gagctcggtt tgcttatcca atcccaccaa agtccggctg gcactgacct
     9781 gacgaatggt ttcaccgcga atctgactga acctaaaaag cgacttgccg tcatgcggtc
     9841 caatggtcgg tggaaaatcc tcgtatccag acagaaacga cccgtcctga aagatagaat
     9901 agaagatcct gtcgtccgca ggggtgctta gcatcgcgaa ggccgcatac gggatatcga
     9961 cctccaacac gccttcccgc aaagcggccg catcgaggat agaggccact gatgcgccaa
    10021 gtatgttgtc ttgcccctgt agcgcgacct gcgcagcata gtttcgcact gcgacaaaca
    10081 gcaggaacgc aagtatggcc gcgccaccga tcagtgtcag aaccagcctg ttccgcagtg
    10141 atcctgacac attgggatca ggaggcatga tccaacctgt atcccagccc acgcaaggtg
    10201 gtgatcttca ggtccgaggg ttccagatgc ttgcgcaagc ggcccacata aacttcgatc
    10261 gcgttatcag agacatcatc atcataagaa aacagccggt cggttagttt ttgtttcgaa
    10321 aaaacctgac caggtgcgct aatgaacaat tccagcaggc gcagttcacg gttacgcagc
    10381 gacacggtct cgtcacccac cgtcagatgg cctgccagag ggtcgaatac gatgccgccg
    10441 acttctatcg ttgtcttcgt attcccagac ttgcggcgca gaacagcgcg gcagcgcgct
    10501 tcaagttcgg catgatcaaa cggtttggtg acatagtcgt cagcgcccag atcaagcgag
    10561 ccgattcgat cagaaacctg actgcgggcc gtcaaaacga ttactggcgt gtccaaatgg
    10621 ctcgcgcgat gccgcttgag gaaatcgcga ccgtccccat ccggcagcat gatatccagc
    10681 aggatcagat cgtattcctg agtttcaaca aaggcagttg catcgcctaa tgtggacgcg
    10741 ttatcaacca catgcccgtc caacctcatg cgggaactga tcgcgtttgc gaggtctaga
    10801 ttgtcttcga caagcagaaa tttcatcggg ctttaatact attctcgcgc gtgacaggtt
    10861 gatgtcaggt tggtgtgttt ttgttcttcc caatctgagc cgccatgcgg cccgttgtca
    10921 aatgggagga catcatgaca actttcgcac tgggccgtcg cgccctgatc gcagctgttg
    10981 ctgctgtagg tcttgcagga cccgttctgg ctgaagacca gctggtggac agcatccact
    11041 ttctgatccc cggcggcgcc ggtggtggtt gggacggtac cgctcgcggc accggcgaag
    11101 cgcttaccaa cgccggtctt gtgggcaccg cgtcttatga aaatatgtca ggcggtggcg
    11161 gcggcaaagc catcggctat ctgattgaaa acgccgacag caaccacggg acgttgatgg
    11221 taaactccac gcctatcgtg atccgttctt tgactggcgt gtttccacac aactttcgcg
    11281 acctgacgtt ggtgtcgggc acgattggag attacgcagc aattgttgtc ggcaaagaca
    11341 gccctatcaa ctctatgagt gatctgcttg ctgccttcga cgccgacccg ggcaacacgg
    11401 ccattggcgg tggctcggtt cccggtggca tggaccacct ggtcgcagca atggtgatgg
    11461 aagccgctgg gaaggatgcg cttggcgtga aatacatccc atatgatgca ggtggcaaag
    11521 ccatggctgc ccttctgtcc ggtgagatcg cagccctgtc tacgggtttt tcggaggccg
    11581 tcgatttggc caacgcaggt gaagtcaaga tcattggcgt tacatcggca gatcgtgttg
    11641 acgccgcccc agacgcgatg accatgaaag aacaaggcat cgacaccacc tttgtgaact
    11701 ggcgtggctt cttcgcggcc ccgggcctgc ccgaggacaa gcttgcagcc tatcaggccg
    11761 cgattgcaaa gatgtacgac accccggaat gggaagaggt tcgtgcacgc aacggttggg
    11821 tgaacatcca caactcgggc gatgatttcc ggtcatttct tgagcagcag gaacaacaga
    11881 tcggtgatct gatgaaaaag ctgggcttcc tctgaatact actttggcag agcggtaacc
    11941 cgctctgcca tctctgacga ccaaaaaagg agggggtccc atggcgctgg atcgctggat
    12001 cgcgctcatt cttctgggtg tttgtataac atatggctac gccgcttggt tcacgatgga
    12061 cagtagtctg cctcctttca tgcaaagaaa tcccatctgg ccaagcactt ttcccaaagt
    12121 gctgtcgatt ctgggcatca tcacggccac gatcattctg ctgggctttg aaaaggctga
    12181 acccagcgaa cctgaaatcg attatcggcg gttgggcgat taccatcttg gtcaggcgat
    12241 catgctgcta gttctgatgg gcgtctacgc attgtgcctg cgccctgttg ggtttctgat
    12301 ctcaacctcg gccttcctga tcttaggatc atttatattg ggcgaacgca aatggcatct
    12361 catgtttctc gtcgccctga ttgccaccgg tacagtctgg tatctggttc aggaagtcct
    12421 tggcatttac atgcgcccct tgcccggcat tttcggaggc tgacatgctt gaaggacttc
    12481 tgattggcct gcaaacggca ttctcactgc aaaacctgct gatggtcgtc gcaggctgtc
    12541 tgatcggcac attcatcgga atgcttccgg gtctgggccc gatgtcgatc atcgccatca
    12601 tgatcccggt ggcaatttcc atgggtgacc cgtcggccgc gctgatcctg ctggccggcg
    12661 tgtattatgg cgccattttt ggtggctcga cctcttctat tctgctgaat gccccggggg
    12721 tcgcgggtac cgtcgcgtcc agctttgacg gctacccgat ggcccgtcag ggcaaagcgg
    12781 gcaaagcttt gaccattgcc gcaatcgcga gctttgcagg tggcacgttc ggtgcgttgc
    12841 tgttgatggt cttcgctcct gccctgtcct ctgttgcgtt gcttttccac tctgccgagt
    12901 atttcgcgct gatggttgtc ggcttgtccg ccattgccgc tttcgcggga acaggtcagg
    12961 ttgccaaggc tatcataatg acaatccttg gattgattat ggcaaccgtc ggcgaaggcg
    13021 cgctgttcaa catgccccgc ttcacaatgg gcatcatgga tttgcagtcg ggttttggct
    13081 ttatcacact tgcaatggcc atgttcgcct tacccgaagc tctgtttctt gttctcaaac
    13141 ccaaggacct taagggcgaa gaaggcgaaa tcaaggacct gcgcataagc agggaggaag
    13201 ccaaagccat tgctccggtg attggccgcc agtctatcca agggtttttc atcggcgttc
    13261 tgccgggtgc cggtgcaacg attgccagtt ttctgggcta tgcggtcgag cgtaacatcg
    13321 ccccaaaggc cgagcaggac gaattcggca aagggtcaat caaagggctg gccgcgcctg
    13381 aaacagcaaa caacgccgcc tgtaccggct cgttcgtgcc gctgctgacc ctgggcattc
    13441 ccggatcggg tacgacggcg atcttgcttg gcgcattgat tgcgctgaac gtgacgccgg
    13501 gcccacgcct tatgctggac gagccgcaga tcttttgggc ggtcatcatg tccatgttca
    13561 taggcaatct ggtgcttctg atcctgaatc tgccgctgat cccctacatt gccaaagttc
    13621 tctcggtgcc gcgcaactat ctgatcccct ttattttgtt ctttactctg atgggggcct
    13681 atatcgggca gaacaatgca accgaactgc tgatactggt aggttttggg gtatgcgcaa
    13741 cggcgttgaa atttgccgat tacccactgg caccactgct gatcggtttc atcctcggcg
    13801 gcatgatgga agacaacttc tcacggtcca tgcagttgta cgatggcatc gcctttatct
    13861 gggaacgccc gatgacgctg ggtctgctgg ttatcgcggc gcttctggtg ctcctgccca
    13921 gctaccgcgc gcgccgtgca caggcccggg cggaaggggt tgccgaaggt gactgacccg
    13981 ctggcgggaa tacgggttct cgatctgacc aatgtcctcg cgggtccgta ttgctgctac
    14041 caactggcat tgatgggtgc cgacgtgatc aaggtcgaac gccccgatgg tggcgacctt
    14101 gctcgcgttc tgggagccga tcctgccaga aacaaggcgg ggatggggat cagttttctg
    14161 gcgcagaatg ccgggaaaaa atctgtcacg ctggacatga aatcggaaaa gggcaaggcg
    14221 ctgctgaaac gccttgtcca gtcagccgat gttctggtgg aaaacttccg gcccggagta
    14281 atggatcgtc ttggtcttgg ttatgaagtt ctgcgcaacg tcaatcccaa cctgatctat
    14341 tgcgccatca gcgggttcgg gcaggatggc ccccggcgcg gcgatccggc ttatgaccag
    14401 attgtacagg gtatcagcgg cgtgatgtca atcaccggcg cccccgacac ggcaccgtat
    14461 cgcgtcggct atccgttggc ggacacggtc ggggggatga cggccgcctt tgcagtcgcg
    14521 gcggcattga acgccaaccc gcgcggcacc tacctggatg ttgcgatgtc cgaagccgtt
    14581 atttcgacaa tgggttgggt cgtttcaaat tttctggtcg gtggcgtaac gcccggagcg
    14641 catgggaatg agaacacgag ctcggccccc tcaggtacat ttgccacgct ggacagcccg
    14701 atcaacatcg cggccaatcg ggacgagcaa tggcaggcac ttgcccgctg tctggggcgg
    14761 gatgatcttc tggacaacgc cgattacgca acgcgcgaag accgcaaaag aaaccgccac
    14821 gccttacgta cagaactgga acgaaccctg aaaacgaagg ctgcggccga atgggtgagt
    14881 gaattaaacg ctttgggtgt tccagctggg caagttctga ccgtaccaga ggcccttgca
    14941 gacccgcaac tttacgatcg cggtctgatt ggctctttac aggttcacgg cgaacagatg
    15001 cagcttgcag gtagtcccgt cgtaatggat ggcacccggc gaatgccgca aatcgcgcca
    15061 ccaaatcttg gggccgacaa caaggcagtg tggtctgaaa tcggattgac cgacgcggaa
    15121 atcgacgcgc tgcgcagaga ggggatcata tgaacgatgt gtcagattgg tgggcaacat
    15181 ccatcatcga tatggaacct ggccggatcg acctgcgcgg agagccgatt caaaacctga
    15241 tcggacgcct tggtttcgcg gagatgatct ggttcatggt acgcggcgac cacccatcaa
    15301 aagcgcagtc ccgattgttc gaagccgcgc tggtcgcggc agtcgaccac ggtccgcagg
    15361 ccccatcgat tgcgaccgcg cgcatggcgg tgacctgtgg cctgcctctt aacaacgcga
    15421 tggcgagcgc cgtgaacatg ttgggcgaca ttcatggagg ggctggcgag caggccgtgg
    15481 agctctacca ctttgtgggc ctttaccctg gcactttaga gcaggcaatc aatgcgagga
    15541 tcgaaagcca cggaaagata cttccgggtt ttggtcacag gtttcacaca cccacagacc
    15601 ctcgtgcgcc gcgcctgatg gaactggtcg ccgaagcggt gaaaaccggt gcttgcgatg
    15661 ggcaggtcat gcgcattgcg cagcagatcg aggcagagct tgcgcggcgt aagggcaaac
    15721 ccgtcccgat gaacatcgat ggcgcaaccg cagttattta tgccgagctt gggtttgcgc
    15781 caccattggc gcgcggcctt ttctgcctgt cccgatcagt gggtattctg gcacatgcct
    15841 gggagcagat gcagcaaggt ggtcgcaaca aagggccgac cccaccctcg tatcgctgga
    15901 cgtaccagcc gggctaagca cttttccgat gggatcgatt tgtcaacaga tctgcggcag
    15961 cacgggcaat aaccagctct tcgtttgtcg gaataaccat ggccaccact cgggacagat
    16021 ctgtcgagat gatccgatca ttgtccgcgt tggcatcggg atccagttca atccccagcc
    16081 accccattcc ggaacatacc ctgtcgcgta caagacgcga gttttctccg ataccaccag
    16141 tgaagatcag ggcatcaata ccgcccaata ttgcggccat tgccccaagt tcgcggcgga
    16201 tgcggaaagt gaaatagctg atggcctgtc ggctttcacg ggtatctgct ttttcaagag
    16261 tgcgcatgtc gcttgaaagt ccggacagac ccagcaaacc tgatttgcga aatagaaggt
    16321 cggaaatctc tgaggcgctc aacccttcct gatccatcag atacaacaaa acacctggat
    16381 cgagctgacc gcaacgtgat cccattggca gcccgtccaa cgacgaaaac cccatggtcg
    16441 aaccgacgga tcgccccccg atcatggcac acatcgacgc accgttaccc aggtgcgcga
    16501 ccacaacccg ccccgcgtgc aaaagtggcg cggttttggc caaatggtcc gaaatgtact
    16561 cataactaag cccgtgaaaa ccatagcgcc ggacgccttt gtcgtaatac tcgcgcggca
    16621 gagcgaatac gtcgttctcc caggggtgat tgcgatgaaa ggccgtgtca aaacaggcaa
    16681 tctgggcggc atttggaaag cgttccatag ctgccttgac gccagccagg ttgtgcggct
    16741 ggtgcagagg tgcatacgga gagagcttgt ccaactcctc caaagcagcg gcggtcaacg
    16801 gcaacggcgt atcgatctca ggtccgccgt gaacaatacg atgcccaacc gcggtgacct
    16861 cgcaactggg gaaggcacgt gacaacaggt tcagtaccca gtccagggcg gcggcgtgat
    16921 cgtgaatatc tcctgccgtg ccattcgcca gaactccacc gccagatgac cgcgccttga
    16981 cggttggctc aggctcgccg atccgctcga ccacaccggt gcacaccatg attggatcgt
    17041 cttctgtcac ttcgaacagg ccgaacttca tcgaagacga tccggcattc agtgtcacga
    17101 catgtgtcat gcataccctc tggtttacga aaaggtgaag ctcaggaagt ttacagatcc
    17161 gccttgggcc aaggttgtgc ttcagacgtt atacaagaga ctacgaacca gcccaccgcg
    17221 acaaccccgg tcttttcgaa ctttcaagaa agaaaagatc aatcagccca gccgtttctg
    17281 tagcgccaac atcaccttca ttccggtcgt cctagtcgta atcatggatt gaaccacctg
    17341 caagacacta agctgacgcc ccacaaaacg cggtttcaag aaggtagcgc acttcatcac
    17401 gcgtcgtttt gcgatcacgc gcgacgatgt ccgccgccac tttgttttcg catggtcaac
    17461 ccaatgcgct ttctcgggac atcaacatcg acaacacgta ctttaaccac ctgcccggtc
    17521 ttaaccacgt catgcggatc tttgacaaac cggtctgcca gctggctgac atgaacaagc
    17581 ccatcctgat gcacgccgat atccacaaaa gcgccaaaag ccgcgacgtt ggtgactgtg
    17641 ccttccaaaa ccattccggg tttcagatcg gtgatttctt cgataccatc ggtgaatgat
    17701 gcggtgacga aactgggtct ggggtcgcgt ccgggctttt caagttcggc aaagatgtcc
    17761 cgaaccgtcg gcaggccgaa atcctgagtt acaaattgtt ccgcccgcaa cccctttaac
    17821 gcgccattat ggcccatgat gtttcggata tcacggccgc aggcggcaac aacccggcgc
    17881 gcaatgtcat aggcttcggg atgtaccgaa gacgcatcca gcggctcgga accgtccctg
    17941 atacgcagga agccggcaca ttgttcgaac gcgcgcggtc ctaggcgggc gacggacagc
    18001 aaatccttcc gcgataggaa gggcccattc aaatcgcggt gggtgacaat cgcttcggct
    18061 tgcgctggcc ccagacctga tacgcgtgac agcaaaggcg cggacgctgt gttcagatcg
    18121 accccgacag cattcaccac atcctcgatc gcggaatcca gagactgtga caggcgatgc
    18181 tgatccacat catgctgata ctggccgaca ccaatggatt tcggttcgat tttaacaagc
    18241 tcggccaaag ggtcctgcaa tcggcgcgca atcgagaccg caccacgtag cgagacatcc
    18301 agatccggaa actcgcgcgc agccagttca gaagcggaat agaccgaagc cccagcttct
    18361 gacaccacca cttttgttgg tgctttcacc gtcttgggta gtagagcaag agtgtctgca
    18421 accaattttt cggtttcacg gctggcagtc ccgttcccga ttgcgatcag ttcgatctga
    18481 tgagcagata tcagattgag gatactggcc tgtgcaccac gcaaatcatt cttcggctga
    18541 aatgggtaaa aggtgtcagt ggcaacgacc ttgccggtcg catcaacgac agcagccttt
    18601 acgcccgtac gaatgcccgg atccagaccc aatgtcgcct tggcacctgc cggcgcggca
    18661 aacagcaggt ctttgaggtt tcgcgagaag acctgaatgg cttcgtcctg cgcccggctg
    18721 cgcagatcag ccatcagttc gaccatcatg gacagcgaaa gctttacccg ccatgtccag
    18781 cccgcgactt tgcgcaacca tgcgtctgcc ggccccgtgc cacgtgtctg tagatgagcg
    18841 gcaacaatcg tctcggcccg cgcggcacca aattccggtt caggcgcgat atccagcgtg
    18901 acgatgccct ctttggatgc ccgcagcatc gccaatgccc gatgcgacgg cacgtctgcc
    18961 cacaattcgg catggtcaaa gtagtcgctg aactttgcgc cgtccttttc cttgccttcg
    19021 atgacctttg cgctgagcag agcctcgcgc tgcatgaagc tgcgcaattc gcccagcagt
    19081 gcggcgtttt ccgtcagccg ctcggtcaaa atgtcccgcg cgccgttcaa tgcatcccgg
    19141 gtcgtcgtta ccgcctcggt gaggtacgcc gcggccaatg tttcagggtc gcagttgcgg
    19201 tccgccagaa tagcgtcaac caaaggttca agcccatttt cgcgcgcaat catcgccttg
    19261 gtgcgccgtt ttggcttgta tggcagataa atgtcttcca actgcgcttt ggtttcggca
    19321 cgtgctatgg attggctcag atcttctgtc agtttaccct gatccttgat cgagttcagg
    19381 acggtctcac gccgcgcttc aagctcgcgc agataggtca gccgctcgga cagcagacgc
    19441 aactgggtgt cgtccaatcc tccggttgct tcttttcgat accgggcgac aaaaggcacg
    19501 gttgctccgt cgtccagtag cttgatcgcg gcaccgacct gctcggatcg tgcattaatc
    19561 tcggtggcga tggtgcgggc gatacggtcc aatggggcct cctgaaacga cgctggaaga
    19621 acttcttaac cagctgtttc ggcaagggga agacccttgg ttcaatctga accggtcaca
    19681 gattgacgcc gctcagttgc ggcgtgcaat cgacgattcc agcgttgagc gcagtagttg
    19741 cgcatctagc ggtttgtaga gcaaaggcag attggcgcgc ttgcaacgct cggccagttc
    19801 aggtgatcgg ttggccgaga taatgcagcc gggcagaggg ccaaactcgt gcgtcagggc
    19861 atgtatcgcg tcgacaccgg ttctatcgtg atttaactga aaatcggcaa ctattgcgtc
    19921 aggcagaatg tcaatttcac gaagtagatt gattgcttcg tcttcgcttt cgctctccag
    19981 aacctcgacc ccccaggatt cgatggtcat ggtcagtgca ctacggaggt tttcatcatt
    20041 ctcaatcaac aatacgaccg tgttaccaag gaccttggag cccggatcgt gggccgcagg
    20101 gccgctgctg caaatggtct gctcttcctg cgccaacggc acttcgaccg agaatccagt
    20161 tcctttgcct acttcggaat acagctggat tggatgttgc aacagcccac aggcgcgctc
    20221 cacgattgca aggcccaatc ccataccctc tgcggcgctg gcatcagaat gcaggcgctg
    20281 aaattcctga aagacgaggt ctctttggtc tgacgcgata ccgatacctg tatcccagac
    20341 ctgcaaggca attgcgcctt tgcgacgccg cacaccgacc agaacctttc caacctcggt
    20401 atacctgatc gcgttcgaaa gcaggttctg caaaatccga cgcaaatagc tggcgtcgct
    20461 ggtcacgcgc gcgttcgtgt caacaaaaga cagctcaagc ccttttgcct gcgccaccgg
    20521 gcgaaacgca tcttccatct gcgaaaacag cgtactcact gttatggtcg acaaatgcgc
    20581 ggtggcccgc cctgaatcaa gtttcgagat atccagcagc gcttccagaa tgtgttcaac
    20641 actgttcagc gcactttcag cctttcctgc aacggttctt gcgtcgtctt tgtccagacc
    20701 gctgcccagc gatgcaacat aaagctttgc cgctgacaga ggttgcaaca ggtcgtgact
    20761 ggccgctgcc acaaatcgcg acttggatgc gtttgcacgc tcggcctcgt tcaaagcgtc
    20821 agccagttcc atcgtgcgcg atgttacgcg ctgttccagc aattctttgg cctcatataa
    20881 ggcctgggcg gattttcgtt ctgcggttac atcggtgaag gatatcacaa aaccgcggtc
    20941 gggcatttcc tgcgcaaaaa cagaaagtat cttcgacctt ccacggtgca tctgaaattg
    21001 cagaggacgg cgataggttt gccgcgtcac ccagttcaga agatcggctt ccgttacccc
    21061 cttctggaac ctgatgttcg cgccaaggcg attggacagc gattcaaacc gggttcccgt
    21121 ctgaaactgt gcgattggaa tggccagcaa ctcgctagcg cggttgttcc acccgatcag
    21181 acggtgtttg ttgtcaaaaa tgcaaacgcc ctgttcaata tgttcaagcg ttgcgcggat
    21241 cagcctggcc ttgtcatcca gtatccggtc acgctcctgc cgttcgatcc gcatgatatc
    21301 ggtcacatcg gtttgcagaa taacagtgcc gccatccggc gtgcggtgtt cggacacttg
    21361 tgaccaccga ttgccaacaa gccggacgtt gaacaccaca tgatcgtccg tgtgccgatc
    21421 caggcggctt ttggcccagt ctgtcggtgt cattgtttca ggcagggaca gaaaccctga
    21481 tcggctgacc agttcgacat attcggcaaa gctcaatccc gggctcagcc gctcctgaat
    21541 gtcgggcata tgcagaccaa aacggctgtt acacagcacc agtttttcgt cgcgattgaa
    21601 aagggcaaac ccctcttgca ccgtttcgat tgcattggcc agatccgcgc gtgcggcttc
    21661 ggtgtccttg ttcgcctgtg ccaatctggc attggaatcg ttcagcaatt caagggcacg
    21721 ttccagatca ttcgtccggg cgcggacctc ttgttcaagc acggccgcac gctgaaactg
    21781 cgcataagct gcgcctgacg catcggtgga ttcttctacc cgacgcatca gcgcttcggc
    21841 gatcttgcga agtttctcgt tctggcggtc aaccgagtcc gacgggtcag taagatgctc
    21901 gatcatgcgt tactctttct cgggcggata aatcgcaaca cccgtcagag tttggttcac
    21961 atggatagag ttgtactgct ctccgtaagt tgaaaatccg acaacgtgat tgcgggccag
    22021 aatgtccgag atttcgcgtg tcttttgctt ttcctgcgct tccagtcggc ggagaatgca
    22081 atcacagccc agaattgtgt cgggttgccg tttctcggtc agaaggccga tttcttcctc
    22141 aaggtgctct accatgtccc ttggttcggc cagcgtcagc acaagccctt catcaatggc
    22201 cgagaaaaag acaaggtccc cgttgcccgc cacctgctga atggcgcgga cgtgatgctg
    22261 cccaccaatc tgcacaacaa cggggtgcgc cgcaaaggtg aatgtcgtca gttgttccgg
    22321 atccttgcca aggatacggg cgtactcgcg ggcggcgggc tcggcattga tctcctcaac
    22381 gatgcgtttt gccggatccg ccttggttac gaccatacgc cgggtcgttg gaaccagatg
    22441 atcagttttg aacaccttga tcgggcaccg cgtacgaacc tgagtcagta tggcagcatt
    22501 gctcagtgcc ttgccctgat gcagcacata ggtacgcccg aaccgggttc catcaccggc
    22561 cgatccgcca aacaatggca ccggccccaa gccgacggcc aactcggagg tcaacgcatc
    22621 ctctttggtc gacaatccgt cgatcatcag gaacgtaaac tcatggctcc agtcgggcgc
    22681 cgtgaccatc atggcatttc ggttgtggat catctcgttg atgatgcttt ccgcctcaaa
    22741 atcgttcaga tcggaaacta ggaccgtacg cgtgtcgaaa tgggattgcg ggaggccgat
    22801 tgcgacgatc tggtcttcgc aataaccgct atccgcaagt tctccggcgg tggtgcagcc
    22861 aaccaccggc gtaggcgcaa acacctgctc ggctttggca atgaccgcag cggcgtccgc
    22921 gttcggactg acgaacaata tcaccagcgc aagtggctca gccccgattt gacgttcgag
    22981 caccccaagc gcctgcccgg tgtcgtaacg cacgaaagcc gttttgacga tgcctgttgc
    23041 accggtccgg gctgtcgccc acccgactgc ttggtccatc gagcctcctc cctaaagcgc
    23101 gacgatgtgg tgagagtatg acgcttagcc ttggtcttgc aagacgctgg caaacgaagc
    23161 tttctttgca atcagaacgg cttgcgtccg gctttgcaca cccagtttcc gcatgattgc
    23221 cgtgacatgc gctttgaccg tgggttccgc aatggacagg tcataggcaa tctgcttgtt
    23281 cagtttacct tcgcagatca gttgcaggat gcgggcttgc tgatttgtca gtgtcgcaag
    23341 ccgattgacc gcgccggcgt gttcatcctc ttcaacattg atcagaacgc atccttcggg
    23401 cacaaaaact ttgccggaat gcactgtctc gaatgccagg cgaaacacat cgcgttggct
    23461 atgcttgggt acataacccg atgcacccgc ctgaatcacc tgactgacaa cgcgattatc
    23521 cgtcatcgag gacaccacaa taaccggggc attcgcagca gccttcagac ggacaaggcc
    23581 gtccagccct tccacatccg gcaggttgag gtccagcatg accgcgtccg gtttcagccc
    23641 ccctgataga agttccatcg cgccttccag tcggtctgcg gtatggattt cgccgatctg
    23701 cgccacgctt tgcaaggtca tcgacagcgc gtcgcaaaac agggggtggt catcgacgat
    23761 cagcactttc tcgaagccag accttacaat agagtcagca agcatttggt attgcctttt
    23821 ttcaatcaga ttgtccccag cttacccaat tctaacaacg aaagtaatct gcgcctactg
    23881 gcccaaagtc gtacataaga tcggcgcggc gacacctaca cccaaggtct aataggcagg
    23941 gcgaataaca ccgcgtagcg taagcaaaaa cacctggaga agagaaatgg agcttagtga
    24001 cagccgcgtc atcgccgcgc cgcgatccaa ggtctgggac gcgctattgt cggttgaggt
    24061 tctgaaagaa tgcgttccgg gatgtcagga aatgacgggc tcggtcgatg acgggttcga
    24121 agcgacggtg gtgcagaaag ttggccccgt caaagcgacc ttcaaagggg ctgttaccct
    24181 ttctgatatc gtaacgcttg aaagcgtgaa gctctcgggt gaaggtaagg gtggggctgc
    24241 gggttttgcc aagggtgcgg ccgatgtcag tttgtctgat gtgcccgaag gtactctgct
    24301 gacctatacc gtcgacgcac gtgtcggtgg caagctggcc cagcttggca gccgagtcat
    24361 tgatggcgtc gccagaaaaa tggccgaccg gttctttgaa aactttcaga acgcggtcga
    24421 accggaaaaa acgcccgatc cggaaacatc ggatcaggtt caagccgaac cttcggccga
    24481 ggataaaggc ggcgaagcaa aaaaaggttg gttcaagcgc gtattgggcg gttgaaccgt
    24541 tggaattcag ggaggagaaa gtcatgaaaa tttctatgac cgtgaacggc aaggccgtat
    24601 gcggcgaggt tgagggccgg acattactgt ccggctttct gcgcgagcaa ctgtcattga
    24661 cgggcacgca tgtcggctgt gatacggccc agtgcggcgc ttgcgttgta catgtgaacg
    24721 gccaggccgt gaagtcgtgc aatatgttgg cggtcgaagc cgacggcgct gatgttggca
    24781 ccatcgaagg tcaggcaaat gcggacggtt cgctgaacgt gatccagcaa gcctttcagg
    24841 atcatcacgg ccttcaatgc gggttctgta caccgggtat ggtgatgagc gccgcagcgc
    24901 tgctgaaaga caaccctcgc ccatctgagg ccgaaatccg gaaatacctg gaaggcaacc
    24961 tgtgccgctg cacagggtac cacaatatcg tcaaggcgat catggccgcc tctggccagg
    25021 acgtcggcag tatcgccgcg gaatgatgcc gctgcgggcg taaatgttgc gcccgtggga
    25081 caagtgaagg gtgcaacagc atccgtttat gggaggagaa caagcaatgc ccaaagacag
    25141 tggcatcgga gccagctcca agcggcgcga ggacgtccgc tttctgaccg gagcaggcaa
    25201 ctacaccgac gacatcaatg tacgtggcca ggcttacgta tatttcctgc ggtccgacat
    25261 cgcgcatggg cggatcaatt ctgtggatac atcaacggcc gagggtatgc ccggcgtggt
    25321 caggatattc accggcaaag actttgaagg cgtgggcgga atgccctgtg gctgggaagt
    25381 gaccgacaag cacggcgcac cgatgcagga accgccacat cccattctag cacagggcaa
    25441 ggtgcgccat gtgggcgatc ccattgccgc cgtggtggct gacagcctgg aacaggcccg
    25501 tgacgcggct gaggctattg atctggatat cgaggaactg cccgccgtga tcgacatgaa
    25561 atccgccgcg caggaaggcg cgacgctggt tcatgacgat ctgaaaaaca acatctgcta
    25621 cgactggcag ctgggtgagg ccgacgacgc aaaggtgaac gacgtctttg ccaacgcggc
    25681 gcacgttacc aagctggatc tggtgaacaa ccggctggtc gccaacccga tggaaccgcg
    25741 cgtggccgtg gcggaataca gccggggcac ggatgaatat acgctctata ccacttcgca
    25801 gaacccgcat gtcatccgct tgttgatgtg cgccttcgtt ctgggtttgc cggaacataa
    25861 agtccgcgtc gtggccccgg atgtgggtgg tggatttggc accaagatat tccactatgc
    25921 ggaagaagcg ttctgcacct ttgccgccaa ggcctgcaac cgccccgtca agtggaccgc
    25981 cagccggtcc gaggcgttca tgtcggatgc gcagggtcgt gaccatgtca gcacgattga
    26041 gctggctctg gatgcggata acaacttcat cggcctgcgg accaacacct acgccaatct
    26101 gggcgcttat ctttcgacct tctccagctc ggtgccgacg tggctgcacg ggacgctgat
    26161 ggcgggcaac tataagaccc cggtcattca ggtaaatgtg aaggcgatgt tcacgaacac
    26221 ggtgccggtg gatgcctatc gcggcgctgg ccgccccgaa gcaaccttcc agctggaacg
    26281 tgtcatcgac aaggccgccc gcgagttggg tgtggatccg atcgccctgc gtcgccagaa
    26341 ctttgtcacg cagttcccct atgacacgcc agtggcgctg acttacgaca ccggggacta
    26401 caacgggaca atggacaagc ttgaggctgc tgccgatctg gcaggctttg ccgcccgccg
    26461 tgtaaaaagc gaggccaacg gaaagctgcg gggcctgggt gtcaactgct atatcgaggc
    26521 ctgcggtatc gcgccgtcga acatcgttgg catgctgggg gcccgggcgg gtctttatga
    26581 tgccgcgacc gttcgggtta atgccaccgg ttcgatcagc gtcatggtcg gcgcgcacag
    26641 ccatggtcag gggcatgaga cggccttccc gcaggttgtg gccgacatga tcggcatcga
    26701 cgagtcgatg gtcgagatcg tgcatggtga cacctcgaag atcccgttcg gcatgggcac
    26761 ctatggctca cgctcgctgg cggtctgcgg ctcggcgatg gttaaggcga ccgaaaaagt
    26821 gatcgacaag gccaagaaga tcgccgccca cctgttggaa gcgtccgagg cggatatcga
    26881 gctgaaggac ggtcagttca gtgttgcggg gaccgacaag tcggtggcat ggggggatgt
    26941 gaccctcacg gcttatgtcc cgcacaacta tccgctggaa gttgaaccgg gactggaaga
    27001 aaccgcgttt tatgacccgg ccaactttac tttcccggca ggggcttatg catgtgaggt
    27061 cgaggttgat ccggacacag gtcaggtcac gattgagaag ttcacggctg cggatgactt
    27121 tggcaatatc gtcaatccga tgatcgttga tggacaagtg catggcggta ttggtcaggg
    27181 catcggtcag gccttgcttg aaaactgtgc ctatgacgag aatggccaac tgctgagcgc
    27241 gtccttcatg gactacgcga tgccacgcgc tgatgacgtc ccgttctaca gcgtcgatca
    27301 ttcaagccaa acaccctgta cacacaatcc gcttggtgtg aagggttgcg gcgaggccgg
    27361 agcgatcggt tcgccgccgg cggtggtaaa cgcggttctg gacgcactga attcgggcgg
    27421 aaaggctgtt gatcatatcg acatgccgat gagcccgtca cgcgtttgga ctgcgatgca
    27481 tggttgagag gttggggtgc gaggggccag cccctcgcgc tccctgggat atttatagcc
    27541 agatgaaggg cggatcagcg cctttcggaa aggaagaacg aaatgtacaa tttcgagttt
    27601 gagaagccct cgaccattgc tgacgcggtt gcagcattgg cagcagagga tgcgcaggcg
    27661 ttgggaggcg ggcaaaccct gatcccgaca ttgaaacagc gattggcggc tccgtccaaa
    27721 ctggtgtcga tgggcggcat tgccgagatg caaggcgtct gcgttgatga tgacggctcg
    27781 gtctctgttg ggggtgcaac acctcacgct gtcgttgctc gcgacgctgc aggatcttat
    27841 cccgcgctgg cggcattggc tggacaaatt ggcgacccgg cagtgcgcaa tcgcggaacc
    27901 atcggtggtt cggttgcgaa caatgacccg gctgcctgct atccggcggg tgtgctggga
    27961 tcgggcgcaa ccgtggtgac caacgcgcgt caaattgcgg cagatgactt ttttcagggc
    28021 atgttcacca cagccctgga tgaaggagag atcatcacct cgatccgctt tccggttccg
    28081 caggcggcaa gctatcaaaa attcctgcaa ccagcatcgc ggtttgcact tgttggggta
    28141 tatctggccc gtttcacgga cggcgtgcgc gtggcggtga ccggcgcaag tgaggatggc
    28201 gtcttccgtt ggagcgaagc cgagcaggcg ctgaacaagg agtttcgccc ggacgccttg
    28261 atggaccttc ggattaaccc cgccaacatg atcgctgatt tacatggcag caagaaatac
    28321 cgggcgcatc ttgtgtcggt catgaccaaa cgcgccgtgg aagcctgcat gtaggcattt
    28381 cacgacaaga tgctcaaaag ccccggtttt tactggggct ttttcgttga gatatggttt
    28441 tgatgtctca ccaaggtcgg gctggccagc acttttccgt tgtttgaggg tcgtggccag
    28501 tgtctgcgca aaatgaaatc aggccgccca tttccgggcg gcctgatcaa gtcataaact
    28561 aagctttcgc tttattcggc ggcttgtgca cctgtagcgg cgtgtttgtc acgctggctg
    28621 tcgcggaaca aagctttggc cagagcaata cacatcagac ccatcacagc agtaaagggc
    28681 aatgcaccga tgatcatcgc gtttcgcagc gcatccatcg ggttgttttc accggctgcg
    28741 aggatcagag cgccgatcac agccgtcagg atgacacccc agatgatgcg gtgcttgatg
    28801 cccgtctcct ggctgccacc cgacatgatg gtgttcatca cgagaatgcc cgagtctgcc
    28861 gacgtgacga ggaatgtcat gatcaggatc acgcacatca cgttcaacat tgacagcaga
    28921 ccaccgtcaa tcatgtaaga tagtgtcacg aacagcttgt tggtgttcga tgcgccgatg
    28981 attgcacctt ctgcagcgcc tgccagttcc agatcaatcg cagttcctcc cagaacagtc
    29041 atccacgcaa agcacaccaa agccggggcg aacacacagc ctacgatgaa ctcgcggaca
    29101 gagcgtcctt tcgaaatgcg cgcgaggaac aggcccacga agggcgagaa cgcgatccac
    29161 caggcccagt agaacgtggt ccaacccgac tgccagccga actgacgccc ctgctcaccc
    29221 gccgcataaa cggctgccag ggttgcttca tccaactcgg ctgcagcccc ttccaggccg
    29281 ctcttgaaac cgtcaaagct gccccacgca ttggtggctc cgcccatcaa atcattggca
    29341 tgggcttgtg cttcggcagg caaagccgca gcgaaggctt caactgacaa tggaccatag
    29401 gcgttgaagc tgagcgacag gatatgcagg atatagtcga ccattgccgt gccataagtg
    29461 gtcatggcaa agacgaacga gccgaagacg ataaatgtgc ccaacaggat gatcgacaat
    29521 acgaggttca ggttcgacag gtatttaaca ccacgaccaa cgcctgatac ggccgaaata
    29581 atcgacagac tcatgatgat gaccagaccg gcgatcaaac ctactttgct tggggttgga
    29641 acttcgccac ccagatccat gacccattcc ataccggtga tggcataaag cccgtcgatg
    29701 aactggctga caccatagcc gatggtgacg gaaacaccga ggatcgtcgc aacaacaccc
    29761 agaacgtcaa ccacatggcc gaagaagcca ttgacgaagc ggccaaacag aggcgtcagc
    29821 gccgaacgga tggtgagagg catgtcgcgg gtataagcgt aatatgccag cgacaaaccg
    29881 gtcaccacat agatggccca agcgtgaaac ccgtagtgca agaaggtata gcggtaagcc
    29941 gactgcagtg cttcgggtgt atttccaacg accgcctcgg atacgacttc ggggttcgaa
    30001 ccccacagcc ccaacggttc tgcggttgca aaaaccatca gaccaacacc caagccggcg
    30061 ccgaacatca tggagaacca tgagaagttt gaaaactcgg gcttttcacc gggtgttccc
    30121 atcacacggc gacccgtgga cggaatagcg gcgacaacgg ccagaaaaac gaggaacaac
    30181 ccgacaatga caatgtagaa gctgttgaaa agctcaagca gccgcccgtt caggctgcca
    30241 agcgtgccgt ttgcatttgc agggaatacc aatgcccaca gaaccagcgc gaccatgatg
    30301 gccttgctga tcagggcaat tgggacgctg tagttttcat aaaaaccggc atccgccgtc
    30361 tttatctcaa cgtccgtgaa tggatcgggt atcgacatat tgcgttttcc tccgtgtgtt
    30421 cgccgtttct tgttctttgg atttctgctt ggggtgcacc gcgcgggacg gcgtaaacaa
    30481 acatgcccaa tgcaccaaac gatcagcgag ttgactgcaa ctcagctgag atttacgggg
    30541 aagaccacac accatgtggg atcgcccacc gctcttttcc tcccggattg ttctcgcttg
    30601 caaaagctgt tggctcgaag tggcaagtct gtctgccgtt gaacctggtt gcagcttcgc
    30661 aagaagtggt tgcgcccttc aattcgggga aacctatgac agaggttagg gcagctcacc
    30721 caagattccg acacatatgc aacttgaaac gacgctcacg ggtactcgaa acagatgtta
    30781 gcgagaacaa gtaaagggca tgaatgtggc tccttctaca gtttcaatac cagtttaccc
    30841 gacttggccc gcgaaacgca tgtgcacagg aactcatgcg tttcctgctc ttgcggggta
    30901 agtataccgt cgcgatgatc aacttcgccg gaaacgacat caacgataca ggttccgcaa
    30961 agcccttcgg agcagccgaa atcaacctgc acaccattgg cctgcaaaac ctccagaatg
    31021 gattggtcct tgccaacggg atagatcgca ccggtcgact ggatctcgat ctggaaatcg
    31081 gcgttcgggg cgtgttcaat gtccgacgcg gcggcaaacc gttcaaagtg tatcgcgccg
    31141 ccgcgcagca aggcaccagc ttccaatacc gcattcagca tcggttcagg gccgcaggta
    31201 taaacgtctg cgcccatcgg catcgattgc atgaccgatc tcaggtcgaa caccccgtct
    31261 gtgttatcac aatgcaaatg ataccattca tccagtccaa gcgcccggaa ttgtgcatcc
    31321 atcgccgcgt attcttttga tcgaacaaga taatagacac gaaaatcctg ccctcggttc
    31381 agcagctcac gtgccattgc aaccagtgga gtggccccga tgccgcctgc gatcaaagtg
    31441 acgtgccgat catggctttc aagtttgaag tggttgcggg ggccgccgat ttccacggtc
    31501 gcgccctctt gcaggtcatg catcgccagt gaaccgcctc gccccttgtc ttcgcgtttg
    31561 acggccacgt tgatcaggcg tccatcctgg ctccagctcc acagcgagta ttgccgtatc
    31621 agaccgtctt caagatggat gtccacatgc gctccgggct cgaggctggt gaagcgcccg
    31681 ctttcgatct cgaaacagaa gtcggaggtg tcggggctga gcggcgtttt tcgcacaagg
    31741 cgggcgactt gagtatccat cacttgtcct gttcggtctc acgtggcgta cattctgcgt
    31801 cgttcagcaa acaacaggaa aaaagataga tttcaattgc aaaatttcta acattcgggt
    31861 gaattgagct cacccagagt tcaaaagcca acaaacctcc atgtctcgac gccactacaa
    31921 ccttccccct cttacgactt tatcggcctt tgaagccgcc gctcggcatc tcagcttcaa
    31981 ggaagccgcg agtgagcttt ccgtgacgcc gggtgccgtc agtcatcaga ttaaggcgct
    32041 ggaaggtgag ctgggcgcgg cactttttgt ccgaaagcac cgcggtgtgg aactgaccga
    32101 ggatgggcaa gacctgtttg aggcactcgg cgcttcgttc aggcagattt caaaggtact
    32161 tgaaaagatt cgcagcaacg atgtcgagaa ccacgtaacc gttgggtcaa ccactgccgt
    32221 cgccgcactt tggctgtcgc cgtctgtcat ccggttctgg caggattatc cgcacgtgaa
    32281 agtgaaccag atggcgcagg acaaggcgtt cacggaccgg ccggatatcg acttgttcat
    32341 ccgctatggc cgggacgcga acgcgcaact cacgcacacg aaactgtatc gcgatatcct
    32401 gacacccgtt tgcagccccc agatggccgc ggaccttaaa ggggccagtc ttgaagacct
    32461 cgtgcagcgg cggctgatcc atcttgaaac gcaggacagt acctggacga cctggtcatc
    32521 ctggttccac gacctcgggt tttctggggt tgttccggtg gaatcgcggg tgaacagcta
    32581 tgcgcttgcc cttcaggtgg cgcgtaaagg ggcgggtctt gcgctggggt ggaaacgtct
    32641 ggtccagccc atgctcgcat cagggaaact cgtcgcatta gaggaattca gcctacccgc
    32701 cccggatgat ttctatcttg tcggtcgtcc ggacgatcag ctttcggaag gagcgctggc
    32761 tctcaagaat tggttgctta ccgaactgtc tgaaggttcg gtttagcctg cctcaatttg
    32821 ccattaggtt ttttagtatt gaacgtgggc ggcctcggcc gccaatggat gcagcgataa
    32881 actcattcaa atcactcagg agtggccgat gaacaagcac gcaccgcttt cgtctgttct
    32941 gacaccggta aacaccgcaa agggtctgcc gaacgagcat tatattgatc ccgcagtttt
    33001 tgccgaagaa cgggatgcgg tcttgtttgc gaactggtcc ggcatcggct ttggcaaaga
    33061 cattccagag gcgggagatg cgtatccgat cgatttcctg ggtgtgccgc tgttgatggt
    33121 acgcgatcgc gacggtcaga tcggcgtgtt ccagaacacc tgtcgccacc gcggcatgat
    33181 tttggtcgac aagccgcaaa aaatccgcgg cgcgatccgc tgcccctatc acagctggtg
    33241 ctatggcttg aatggtgaac tgcggactgc ccctcatgtc gggggccctg ggcaaaacac
    33301 ccatgaggat ctagatttcg ccgagttggg ccttatccgc atccgctcgt atgtctggcg
    33361 ggatgttgtc tttgtcaatg tcagcggcga tgctccggaa ttcgaaaatg tccatggcga
    33421 gttgatggaa cgctggaaag aattcgatca accaatgtat cacggtggcg ctggcgcatc
    33481 ggtttatctt gagttgaact cgaactggaa actggctgtt gagaactact gcgaaagcta
    33541 tcacctgcct tgggttcatc ccggcctgaa cagctattcg cgtctggaag atcactacaa
    33601 catcaacgaa ctgggcaagt attcgggtca gggcacctat gtctaccgcc agttcgaggg
    33661 tcacgatggc gaaaagctgg atgatttcga gaacctgagt gagcagtgga ctgacggcgc
    33721 ggaatatatc gtcgtttacc cgaataccct gctgggtgtt cagcgtgacc acggctttgc
    33781 tttcctcatc gatccgatca cgcatgagcg ttcgaacgaa cggattgagc tctactacgc
    33841 caaaaaaccc gaagacgcgc ccgaacacga agcactgcgt gccaagaacg cgcaactgtg
    33901 gaagacggtg ttcgaggaag acgtctttgt ggttgaaggc atgcagaaag gccgtcacgg
    33961 cgtgaaattc gatggcggtc gtttctcgcc cgcgatggac ggcccgaccc attgttttca
    34021 ccattgggtg gccacgcaga tcgaaaaagc ccgcgctgaa gcgtaagcaa tcctgaaaag
    34081 tcgatctggt caggcctgac tgaccagatc gcaggtcggt tgcaaacact atagacggga
    34141 cggcgttgcc gtcttttctt tagtattggg cagccggtgt gaaatcgctg aaaggatcac
    34201 agtggatctg aacgaactcg ataaacaact cttgcgagcc catacggaaa aagatgtacc
    34261 cgcattgatc cggctttatc accaagcggc gactctggcc gaacaacgtc aggatcatga
    34321 agcctcgtgt ttttacctga cccacgcatt tgtgtttgcg ttggaatatg gcgcgccgga
    34381 agcagatgag ttgaacctaa agctgtttga acgtggccgc gcacaccgat tgacgttctg
    34441 acgaattcgt ttgcttaagc gtattgcgcc gtcaggcatt ctccaaattt gagtttagct
    34501 gacttcattc gatctcgaat tttgtcgaca ttgtcgatgg gtcagtcttc atgaaagaac
    34561 aagcgcgaac gaaaacgcgc gagatagcca aaatgcgaaa cgaagctcag gccgtggtca
    34621 tcggcggagg agtgatcggg tgctcgatcc tgtatcattt gaccaaactg ggatggtccg
    34681 atgtagttct gttggagcgg gacgagctga cctcggggtc aacctggcac gcagccgcca
    34741 acattcacgg attgcacgac agtaccaata tcagccgcat ccagcattac acgatgagcc
    34801 tgtataaagc gctggaagct gaaaccggtc aaagctgcgg cgtattccag cccggctcgc
    34861 tatacctggc ccagacagaa gagcgcgaac atcagctgaa gctacaggcc gcaaaggcca
    34921 gactgtatgg catgaatttc tatgagatca gcatcgaaga agcccaaaag ctaaacccgc
    34981 tggtcaatta cgacggcatc cgttgcgtga tgttcgagcc cgatggcggc aatgtggacc
    35041 cgtcgggcgt gaccaacgcc tatgcggtcg gcgcacgtca acgcggggcg cagattcacc
    35101 gtttcacgcc ggtcactgca accgagcagc aggaggatgg cagctggatc gtcagaacgc
    35161 caaaaggtga catcaggaca cgctgggtgg tgaacgcagc gggcctgtgg gggcgcgagg
    35221 ttgcggcact ggccggaatc gaactgccgc tgcaacctac agagcaccag tatttcgtaa
    35281 ccgaatccat ggctgatgtg aaaagccacg gcacccgtct gccatctgtg tcagaccggg
    35341 atggcgagta ttacctgcgt caggaaggca acggcctgct ggtcggcgct tatgagaaag
    35401 atatgaggtt ctgggccgaa gaaggcacgc cgctggattt tgcccacgat ctgttccctg
    35461 atgatctgga acggatcgaa gagaacatga tgaacgccat cgaacgcctg cctgcggttg
    35521 gtgaagccgg gatcaagcgt gtcatcaacg gcccgatgat ctggtcgccg gattcaaatg
    35581 ttctgatggg gccggtgcct gaggtcgacg gctatttctg ctgcaacggg atcatccccg
    35641 gcttctcgca atcgggcggc atgggcctga tggcggcgca gtggatcatc gagggtgaaa
    35701 tggaatacga catgttcgcc tgggatctgg cgcgttttga cagctgggcc accaaggcgt
    35761 tcaccaaagc gcgcgtggca gatcaataca gtcataggtt cgcgatccat ttccccaatg
    35821 aagaacgcag cgccggtcgt ccggcacggg ttcgcccgat ctatgaggcg cagaaagcca
    35881 tgggtgcggt ttttggcctg aacgccggtt gggaacatcc gctgtggttt gccgcaacgc
    35941 ccggcaccaa agacaccaac ggctttaccc gtcagaactg gtggggaccg gtaggtgaag
    36001 aatgcaggat gctgcgcggc cgtgccggga tcatcgatat ctcgaacttc gccaaatatg
    36061 tctgcaaggg tccgggtgca gcagactggc tgaatgccgt ctttgcaaac accatgccga
    36121 aaaccgttgg tcggtcctgt ctgaccccac tgatttcaaa acgcggcggt attgcaggcg
    36181 actttaccgt cacccgcgtg gctgatgacg agttctgggt gattggttcg ggcatggcag
    36241 aacggtatca caaacgcttt ttcaaacagg ttccgctacc tgaaggtacc actttcgaaa
    36301 gcaaaaccga agcgatgtgc ggctttaacg tggccggccc caggtcccgc gacatcctgc
    36361 aacgtctgac caacacatcg ctcgcaaccg aagatttccc gttcatgcgg tccgccaaga
    36421 tcgagctggc gggagttcag gttcttgccc tgcgcgtctc ctttactggc gacctggggt
    36481 gggagctgca ttgcgccacc caagatcagg cacggctgta caatgccttg cttgcggcag
    36541 gcaaagagtt cggggctggc cctgttggca gccgggcact gatgtctatg cgggtcgaaa
    36601 agggctatgg gtcttggagc cgcgaataca gcccggaata ttggccgcat gaagtgggtc
    36661 ttgatcgcct ctgcaaattc gaaaaggact tcctcaacaa ggcggctgcg cagaaagtgt
    36721 tacagaaccc ggcccgggaa cacctggtgg ttctacacct gaacgaagcg gatgtgacag
    36781 catctaacgc ggatgcaaca ggtggcgagc cgatcttcaa gaacggtgaa gggatcggcc
    36841 gagtgacctc gggcacctat ggctacactg tcggaatgtc gttggccttg ggatatgtaa
    36901 aaaacgccca gctaggtgat gaggtcgagg ttatggttct ggggcgaccg cacagggcca
    36961 caatcctgca tgaaccgccc tttgatgccg cgggaaaagc gcttagggct taaaacagca
    37021 atagttcaag gccttgtcct tcggggtata ccgccacctc tgccgggatg atcgccaatc
    37081 catccgcttg cgcaagcaaa gcaacacgac cactgtagga cggttccatc agacgcaatc
    37141 ggggccgtcc gtccggtgta tgactgtcaa tctgaaccgg gcgatattcc tgacggcccg
    37201 cggtgcggtg caagggttcc gacagaactg cctgtacggc tgcctgtggg gtgtggagca
    37261 gaccggcacg gcgcgccatc atctgcgatc cgattatctg ccaagttaca aaagcagaaa
    37321 ccgggttgcc cggaaggccg atgtaaagtg cacggccacg ccgaccaaac atgatgggct
    37381 tacccggttt cattgcgact ttcatcacat ccgtcacgcc accgatctcg gtgaacagac
    37441 gcggcatatg atcttcatcg ccgacagaaa caccaccggt cgtgatgatc aggtcagagg
    37501 tttcagtcgc gtccagcaag acctgtttca aaagctcggg gtcatcttca acttgccccc
    37561 ggtccgtgag ttcaatccag ggcttctgca acagcgcaag cagcatgtaa cggttcgagt
    37621 tatagatctg ccccgggcca aggggctcac ccggttggcg caactcactg ccggttgaaa
    37681 agatcgcaac cttcagcttg cggagaacca cgacctcgcc atacccggcg gatgcaaggg
    37741 ctgccacctc gcgcgggcca atctcgcagc cgcgccgcag gatcgacgct ccggcatgaa
    37801 ggtcttcacc ggcacgccgg atatgttgcc cgggctttgg acggcggctg aagcgaattt
    37861 gcccctctac aacatcacaa tcttcctgca tgacgatggc gtcgtaatca gaaggaacag
    37921 gcgctccggt aaaaatcctc accgcgctgc cgacaggtgc agcatgagac ccgctgtccc
    37981 ccgctgcgat gcgaccctcc accggcatct ggaacaggtc gtcatcgcca agatctgcgg
    38041 ttcgaaccgc ataaccatcc attgccgaat tgtcgaaagc gggcatatcg accttgctga
    38101 aacagtcgcg ggccaatatt cgccctattg cagcggccaa aggcagcgtt tccgtttctg
    38161 tgatcggatc agcagcggac aggccacggt gcagggcctc atccacgctc agatacatat
    38221 gcgcgtgtcg atcacagccg catccatcag ccatatccag cctccaactc tgcgaacata
    38281 tcttccaccc attctaaggt gggctaggtt cgctcaaccg acacgacatc cgcggtactg
    38341 tcattgacat aggtcacgtg tcaccgtgtg gcgcgcttcg aaaccacggg ttggctggct
    38401 aatcgcgact tagtatacag tggcttctcg gatggctctc aggccgggat cagctcttcc
    38461 tgatatgcaa acagcgccgg ttgcccaccc gtatgcaaca gcacaacctt ctgaccctgt
    38521 tgaatggtgc cgttttcacg taattccaac aaacccgcaa atgttttggc cgagtagacc
    38581 ggatccagat aaataccctc ggcgcgcgcc atcagtgcaa gcgccttccg tgtggacggg
    38641 cctatccgcc catatccagg aggtaatgcg ccgtcccatg tgaggatgtc tttcatgacc
    38701 agagccgggt caaactccat catacccgcc aaccgttcca ataccttttg caaccgcgca
    38761 tgttgctggc gacggtcgcg gcgaacgcag atgccgtaaa caggtgccgt gttgccagtc
    38821 agacgcagcc cggccagaaa cccgccgtgg gtcgaaccgc tgccggatgg caccactgcg
    38881 acgtcgaaat cggcgatctg atccagtagt tcggcagccc cggccacata acccaacgcc
    38941 cccaagggcg gatgatcgat gcccaagtga attacatatg gctttcggcc ttcagcgatc
    39001 agctgatctg cccgcacgtg aagggcattg tcggccccgg cctcgtcttc tccggtatgg
    39061 tagtgcatgt gctcggcacc cagaatccgg gccagaagaa cattccccga ggaataatag
    39121 tgctctccca tatcgggcac acgctcttcc agttgaagta cggcctccat cccaagcttc
    39181 gacgcagcca tggcagccgt gcgcacgaaa ttggactgca cagcgccggt gatcagaatg
    39241 gtgtctgccc cctgtttctg tgcctcaccc atatagaact caagctgccg ggttttgttg
    39301 ccgccaaagc tcaaccctgt cagatcatcc cgtttgatcc acaattccag accaagctgg
    39361 tcggacagac gatcaagccg ttcgaccggc gtagcagctg tcatcagtct cgcgcgggga
    39421 taaccggcta gtttctgttc aatcgtcatg tctgcgttcc atcacctcac ccattcagga
    39481 tcgcgccgga tagggcatat ccagcaagaa tagtaaggat agtgattgcc ggaaagatcg
    39541 cagaccggaa atggccagtt tactgcccag agaaacagcc acatggcact atttctcgct
    39601 cgggtcgctt tccgcgtaat tccgtaatac atccatgtct gcaatttccg cgtggtttcg
    39661 gttgatcttc accccgactg gtttcaacct cgaaaacgct cggctcaggc tttcgggttt
    39721 catccccaga cgtccggcga tcagcatctt gtcatacggc agttcaactt cgcactggcc
    39781 ggcatcgcta tcacacagat tcagcaggaa ttctgcgaca cgctgcgcac ctgtctgggc
    39841 cttgagctgt tcgagctgcg ccacaaggga atgcaggtgc gtgaatgtgg ccgccagaat
    39901 cgacacgcag atttccggat cttgcttcat cagcgacagc agcaccggac ttggaatgtg
    39961 catgatctcg caaggagata ccgcctcggc cgaaacggga tagggcacat tgcgcagcgc
    40021 aacggcttca ccaaagcttt caccgcgcgt gaaaacactc accacggctt cggcaccggt
    40081 cggggaaatg cgaaacagct tgacccaacc agccagtaca acatgtacgg ccctggcttc
    40141 ttcctcttgc agaaagatcg tctcgccccg gtcgtattgc cgccagacgg cctgacgcag
    40201 cagagtatcg acatgttgct ctggcaggct tcgcaagagc agtgactgcc gtgcaactat
    40261 cttttgtgcc tcgtgtgaca agaaggcagc cccttattcg tccgttccgg gaacaccccc
    40321 ggatgatcaa ccccgtgaca tgctatgcca aagccagcgc gggggtgcca cccttttctc
    40381 ggtctccaac ttgactattg tcatgtaagg gcgcgaacca ttggcatagg ttcaacgaaa
    40441 tttcagttat ccggggagca cgccagatgg acttcgagcg atttttcagc cacagcctcg
    40501 acactttgaa agacgaaggc aactaccgga ttttcatcga cctgcaacgc cgctgtggcg
    40561 cgtttccgaa cgcgcgccaa accgacggac cggtccagcg ggatgtgcgg atctggtgct
    40621 ccaatgacta tctgggcatg gggcagcacc cttcggtggt ctctgccatg cacgacgcac
    40681 tggaacgctg tggagcaggc gctggcggta cgcgcaatat ctcgggcacc acgcatgatc
    40741 acgttctgct tgaggctgag ctggccgatc tgcatgggaa agaagcggca ttgctgttca
    40801 cttcgggata tgtgtcgaac tgggctgctt tggggacatt ggccgcgcga attcccgggc
    40861 tgatcgtgtt ttctgatgcg ctcaaccacg cctcgatgat cgaaggtatc cggcattcgc
    40921 gtgcccagaa ggtgatttgg aaacataacg acctggcgga tttggacgcc aaactggccg
    40981 cagctgatcc caacgcaccc aagatgatcg cctttgaatc ggtttattcc atggatggcg
    41041 atatcgcccc catcaaggaa atctgcgatc tggcggacaa gtacggcgcg atgacctatc
    41101 tggacgaggt tcatgccgtc ggcctttacg gcccgcacgg gggcggaatt gccgaacgcg
    41161 aaggattgat ggatcgcctg acggtcatcg aaggcacgtt gggcaaagcg ttcggcgtgg
    41221 ttggtgggta tatcgcagcc tcagccgcgc tgtgtgattt tgtccgcagc tttgccagtg
    41281 gcttcatctt caccactgcc ctacccccat cgattgcagc cggcgccgcc gcatcgatcc
    41341 ggcatttgaa gcattcaagt gccgagcgtg aattgcaaaa aacccgtgtg gcgcaggtac
    41401 gcgccctttt ggatgcagaa ggcattccgc atttgaccaa ccccagccat atcatcccgg
    41461 tgatggttgg cgacccggtg aagtgcaaat tcatttcgga cacgctgctt gaggagtttg
    41521 gcatctacat tcagccgatc aactatccca cagttccaaa aggaaccgag cgcctgcgga
    41581 tcacaccgtc acccgttcat acggacgagg atatcgatca tctggtgggc gcattgtcgg
    41641 cgctgtggca gcgctgtcag atcgcgcgga tgccaatggc cgcacaataa cctaagcgtc
    41701 cctttgcttg gtaacctgcc gccccttttg gggcggcttt tttcagatca ggtaaagtgc
    41761 gaagatcacg gcagagaacc ccgtcaaaac tatggtgaaa ccccgcagcc agcccgggct
    41821 ttcagccagg tccagatatc gggccaggat cacacgggct ttgatcaagg caaggagcag
    41881 gataccacct gcaatgagtt cgccaggcgt tttcatcagg gttaaaagcg ttgaggccag
    41941 actgagtgcc agaagcacca gccatgcgct ggtgagcgag ttcggacgcc tccggcggga
    42001 gtattttgca aaagatgaaa ttgccgacat cttggttatc ccagaagata aataacggga
    42061 aacagtagga tccagaccag gtcaaccatg tgccagaact gtgcgcccgc ctcgatgtta
    42121 cgaggatcat cgcgccacgc gaccagcagc agaatgccca ccccggccag aacatgcgcc
    42181 gcgtgaaacc ccgtcaacag gtagtagaac atgaaaaacg ggtgggtttc ataggtaatg
    42241 ccttgccccg ccttcccagc gtattccacg cttttgacaa ccaggaatgc aatcccaagt
    42301 acagccgcac ctgtcagggc cagcctggcc ttgaaccgga atgctgcgcg gcgccagttc
    42361 agggcctgtg cggccagata accagatgtg accagtattg cagtattgaa ggctgcccct
    42421 gttcgataaa gatgcgattg cgcctcggca aagcctgcgg ggtcggtcag gcgaacgccc
    42481 atgaacgcga tcagcccggc accaaaaacc agcagctcac tgataatcag aacccacatc
    42541 agcaattcgc ccggaagctc gtcgatgaaa gaagtttcgc tcatgctccg accagttggc
    42601 ggtagatctg cggtagggcc atggtcaagc ggtgtgggtc aggaataacc gcaaacccac
    42661 cctgtccgaa catgcgcggg aaccagcttt tgccggtttt gtcgatggtg acgccaaaaa
    42721 ccgattgccc ggcgcggcgt gcctcgcgca cggccatgca ggtgtcttca ataccgtggc
    42781 gcccttcgta atggtcaagg tcattgggtt tgccatcggt gatcaccagc aacaggcggc
    42841 gtttgcgggt ctgacttgcc agatcctttg aacagtggcg gatcgcggcc ccaagccgtg
    42901 tgtaatgacc gggtcgcagc gatgcgatac gttgttcaac tttggcaccc atcggctcat
    42961 caaaccgctt gcatcgctgg atatagacgc gctggcgttt cagcgaactg aaggcatgaa
    43021 tggcgaaatc gtcgccgcag gcgttcaggc cccaggccaa agcggccaga gcttcacgtt
    43081 caatgtcgat cacggcgcga ccggttacgg cactttcagt ggaacggctg acatccagca
    43141 ggatcgagac tgccaggtcg cgcgcctcgg ggcgggattg ttgccaaatg cggtcgttgc
    43201 tttcgccact ggccatgcgg tcagtttcgg cgcgcacggc ggcttcgata tccagctggt
    43261 caccatccag atggccgcgt gtcatcacac gaccggggcg cagcgcctcg aactggcgtt
    43321 tgaccgcgcg gatgcggcga gcggtggctg ggtccttgcc aaacgcggca gcatcgtcgc
    43381 ggatatctgc atccgacagc aggacgttga cgtgatctgg cagataccgg cccgagcgca
    43441 cgtcccattc gggatagagg atgcggccgg acagacgctc gcgattcaca tcctcgggtg
    43501 ccagatcaag gtgcagcttc agccgcgttg ggggggcttt tgatatctga ccaaggccaa
    43561 tctcttcctg atcatcggcc gctttcttgg cgttgtcggg atcgtcatcg tcgatgcggc
    43621 ggttgatgtt caggaactcg gcccagctga ggatggcttc gaacttgtgc aggatgaaac
    43681 tgtcgctgcg ctcggcttga tccgatttgc gacggcgggc gcggtgggtt ttctcaccgg
    43741 attcctcggg cagaccttcg gtttcggggt tttccacctc gttatgttcg gaaaagccaa
    43801 ccgcgcgcag ttcgggccat aggggaaccg ggcgcatagg ctgatagccg cggggggcga
    43861 tcaggtcctc gtccagtgtc agaagctgct cggctttcgc cgacagcggt tgagggtcac
    43921 acagcctatg ttggataagt tcttcgactg ccgcctcaac cggtggcagg ttggggatat
    43981 cgcgctgatg cagcacgccc ttgcaaagct cggtgtaaag cggacgcagg ccgggggcgt
    44041 cgtccagggt cgcatcaacc atgctctgtg cggcgatcag tgcgcgcaag tcggcgcgca
    44101 gcggatcgtc ttcatcaatt cgcgttccgg catgggcagc cgcagcggcc agccagacat
    44161 acagcgcgcc gtttgcttcg cgggctggaa aaaccgccag ccggtccggt aggcgcagaa
    44221 cttcaccgtc gaacgaggcg cgtggcatca gttctgcctc tgtcaccaga cgacgacgcc
    44281 aacccagacg gtggtgtgaa acctcgggcg agaccgggcg caactctacg cccggaccac
    44341 cgcccagccc tcggaagagg acggccagcc gccccgcgac ctcagagagg tcgaccgcgg
    44401 ctccaacgtg caccaggggt gcatcgaggc ggctggcaag ggtgtgccac agtttcccga
    44461 tcgtttcttc gggttcccat ggctcaaaat cgatcttgac catcggccgg cctcacccaa
    44521 agacagccgt aacaagatcg aggagcccgc gtttgatatc ctcgtcatct gtcagaggtt
    44581 cgatcatggc ggcaaggatg gcgcggtcgg tggacatgcc ttgtgcgatc agtgtcgcgg
    44641 cataaacaac cagtcgggtg gaaacgcctt cctcaagatc ctgacccttg agcccgcgca
    44701 gcttacccgc cagccgcacc agcggcttgc aacgttccag cggcagaccg ctttcctgtg
    44761 caaccacttc ggcttccatc tgcgcggacg ggaaatcgaa ctccaaagag atgaagcgtt
    44821 gccgagtcga aggtttcagg gttttcagga tattctggta accggggttg tacgacgcca
    44881 ccagcatgaa gccaggtgcg gcctcaagct cttcgccggt gcggtcgatt ggcaggatgc
    44941 gccggtcatc ggtcagcggg tgcagaacga cagtgacgtc tttacgggcc tcaaccacct
    45001 cgtcgaggta gcaaatcgcc ccttcacgca ctgcgcgggt gagggggcca tcgacccaga
    45061 cggtttcccc gcctttcagc agataacggc caatcaggtc ggcagccgcc agatcatcat
    45121 ggcaggcgac ggtataaagc gggcggccaa gttttgcggc catgtgggcc acaaagcggg
    45181 tctttccgca gcccgtcgga cctttcagca gaactggcaa gtcgttgtta taagccgcgg
    45241 tgaacacatc gcattcatcg ccttggggca ggtagaaggg ggcgtttgcc gccccctctt
    45301 tcagttttat ggagccatcc atatccatta ctccgcgggg gtttcagcgg cgccgggttc
    45361 aataacttct ttccggggaa cccagatcga atagatgaac agcagcgcac caaggaccac
    45421 gacgataccg gaacccagac gcatccagta gaagattgcg atctggtctt gtacgtccat
    45481 gaagtaatct ccgaccacac gttgcatgtg cgtctgcacg gttccgccga aggtcagcac
    45541 gaaggtcata aagaccatac cgctggtcat cagccagaac gatcccatgt tcagcacctg
    45601 attgtaagga tcacggttct tgaggatcgg catcgcatag ctgaagatcg ccaggttgag
    45661 gcagacatag gcaccgtaga aggccaggtg accgtgggcc gcagtgatct gtgtgccgtg
    45721 ggtataatag ttcaccccgt gcagcgtatg caggaagccc cagacgccgg caccaaagaa
    45781 ggcaagcgtt gcacatccca gagaccatag cagagcggcc ttgttgggat ggtcacgacg
    45841 gcccttccag accatgacga aggcaaaggc catcattgcg aagaacggga tcacctcgag
    45901 gcttgagaag atcgacccaa tccactgcca gtaaccgggg gtaccgatcc aatagtagtg
    45961 gtgacctgtt ccaagaatgc ccgagaacag cgcggcggcg acaatgacat agagccattt
    46021 ttcaaccacc tcacggtcca caccagtcag cttcagcatc aggtaggcca gaattgaggc
    46081 catgatcagt tcccacacac cttcgaccca caggtggaca acataccacc agtattgctt
    46141 gtccagggac aggttgcccg ggttgtagaa ggcaaacagg aacagcagcg ccagacccca
    46201 caggcccaac aacaggatat tggtgattgc agtcttcttg cccttcagaa cggtcatcga
    46261 cacgttgtaa aggaacatca gcgcggcgac gacgataccg gccttgaccc atttgggttg
    46321 ctcaaggaac tcgcgccctt ctttgcccag cagccagttg ccttcgaaca ggttgaagac
    46381 ataggtcaga accacgccca acgtaccgac cacaaggatg atcagctgca gatacgccaa
    46441 cttgggcgaa tggatttcac gctcggcttc ttccggaata aggaagtagg ctgcaccgaa
    46501 gaagcccagt atcaaccaga cgatcagcgc gttggtgtgc agcatccgca cgatgttgaa
    46561 cggcagaagc tcgctcagga agttcgggaa tacatagatg aagccggcca gcaggccgcc
    46621 gatcacctgt atcgcgaaca gtgccatggc taccgcaaag taggcatagg cgattttttg
    46681 ggattcgtat ttcattgctc cattcccctt ctcagccagc ctcgttgggc ggccagtcct
    46741 gagcgtcgat attgtccgtc cagatcagga agttggtcag atcccggatc tcttcgtcgc
    46801 tgaggttgaa ttgcggcatc tgccgacgac cgggaatgcc ggtgggttgt gcctccatcc
    46861 agcccttgag agattcaaag gccgattccg ggtcgtccaa cacgccccaa cgtgtcatca
    46921 cattgccgac ctcaggggca aagtacgccc cttcgccaag gatcgtgtgg cagttgatac
    46981 aggcgtgttt ttcccaaaca tgtttacccc gaaccacact ttcgtcgagc ttcgcggcat
    47041 tttcagaatt gacgatatac aggtgtgaat gggctgatag agccagaaag atgaggatga
    47101 agaacagtga cccgccatag aaaatattgc gagccatgct ctttgtcatg acttctcgca
    47161 tcgcgctctc ctttgcgcag attagctagt gcaggcaaca tgacgtgcag gtcacagggc
    47221 tgccttaacg aaagtcaaga cttctaaagt atcctcagga acgagatcag acatccgcaa
    47281 acagcgaaaa taacgaaatg accttgggat tgcctttaaa tctgaggcaa ttgtgaacac
    47341 tttcgcgtcg actttttgac atgaaggacg tattcaacca cctgagaaaa aggtgaaaaa
    47401 ttccgtttca aagattgatg ggtgaaaatg gcgaactatt cctatatcgg ttatacccct
    47461 ggtgtaatca cggtgaatac gattgggccg gacacggtta cgttggatgt caattttgat
    47521 cccgacacgg atcgtcgttt gtttagtgtg actgacgcag ccggtggttt tattcaaaac
    47581 ggaggtggag cacctgttgt cgatacaggg gatgttttca acggtgaccg ctttgacgac
    47641 gaagacggcg atgacctgac gcagaccggt actatcacca ccctcgatgg ttcgaccacc
    47701 tttttaagcg gcccaatata cttagaagaa tcgtacgtgc tgtccaaacc aggcggaggc
    47761 acaattactg tatatcgcgt cgaagttgac ggcatattgg gcggctatat tacctctgaa
    47821 cctcttgtgc ccggcacgac ctactcgatg aacatcgtga atgtcacgcc gaccaatgcc
    47881 cccgacacaa ctgaccctgc tgccatcatt gacgtgccgt gctttgctgc tggaacactt
    47941 atcatgacgc cagaaggtcc gatacccatc gaggatctga aggtgggtga catggtcgtc
    48001 actgccgaca atggaccgca acacatacgt tggatcggaa cgcgaaacct atcgcatgaa
    48061 gagctggtga aaaaacccaa gctgctacca atcctcatca aggccggggc cttggggagt
    48121 gacttgccaa aacgcgacct gcttgtttcg ccacagcacc gcatactggt tcgatcccga
    48181 atcgccgtca gaatgttcga cgcagaggaa atcctggtcc ccgctcgtat tcttgtcgcc
    48241 agccctggta tcagcgttgc agatgacacc gtgtcagtca catatctcca tcttttgttc
    48301 gaccgccatg aaatcatcta cgcagaaggt gccccgtcag aaagcctttt tgtcggcgca
    48361 caggctctgt ccagcgttcc cccagaagca agggcggaaa tcttcgacct gtttccggaa
    48421 ctagagaccc caatgtacgt tcctcaagct gtgcggcaca tacctgaaaa cggaagacgc
    48481 gctcgtgcgc tcgtgtcccg ccatgtaaag aacgaacgcc ccttgatatt ctgaatagta
    48541 atacgcggtt aaggttccgt gtcagccgtg cttcgctgcg cgcgggcctg tcagcgcggg
    48601 ccacatggca aacaggtaca acccgattgc ggcaatccat aacccgtcag ccgtcagcat
    48661 ggccgtcata tatccacctg ccagcccgga ccccaaccag cggaccaaag ccgccgccgc
    48721 catcagcccg tatccgaccg ccattggcga cggtgcaaca aggggccggc cgctgtggcc
    48781 aagggcggcg cggctcatga cggcaagggt catgccacca acgcacccga tccccaaaat
    48841 gtgaagcgcg ccgatctcat taccatatcc gatgacggca gacccccaca gcaacaaccc
    48901 aagggccagc atcatcaggc ccaggtgcaa agcaatcagg atcggctgcc gcagcgccca
    48961 acccgctctc caccgtgcca tgcgcatcag ttgggcgccg cccagcagca acgcgcagat
    49021 acccgccaag gaaacactgc ccaaggtcag caccaacaac ggcagcataa gggcaagcgc
    49081 catcacggcc ttttccagca ccgcgtttga aaccggccac aaggcttcgg gcacaccgtc
    49141 gcgtttcatt gcattgcgcg taaaggccgg tgtgatacgc ccccccagta tcgctatcat
    49201 tgaacacaag gtcagtagcc ctgcacgaac tccggtattc agcgtgtctg tggtgagtcc
    49261 aatccattcc agatgaacca tcaggttggc caaccatacc aaactcagaa gatacagaaa
    49321 tatcatgttc tgtggcttgg gcctgcgtac cagctggctg gcaattttca ggacaagaat
    49381 tggaacaaag ctcagatcga taattgcgac ggtagtcgga gagagcgacc ctgataacca
    49441 cacagccagc cgccccgcca tccagatcag cgctacgact gtgacaaaac gcgcccgcac
    49501 ttcgggcgtc ccggtccagt tcggaactgc cgtcagaaag aacccaccca gcgctgctgt
    49561 tgcatagcca aaaatcatct catgggcatg ccacatgacc gggggcattc cataactttg
    49621 ctcgtcataa ggtaaaagcc catccagtga ggccagccaa ataccccagg cgacaccagc
    49681 aaatacgcca taaagaccgg cggaaaggaa aaatacccga aatccttcgc tgaaaatgcg
    49741 cgatattgca gatgacatgc ctgctctcca tggcccatct cgtcattcaa caagcagtac
    49801 cgtccgacgg gattgaggca cttaaccgaa atcaagacgt aaaaacatgt gcgaaaaaaa
    49861 caggttttat tgctgaaatc tgcacctggt ttttgtccaa agagcgaagt tagcgccgcg
    49921 cccgttgact ttggtcaagg atgacaatcc cgtgatggat cagtctccgc attgcctcac
    49981 cacgcaaatg gagagtgatc atgtcacttg gaatcagcta caacaagacc ggccgcgctt
    50041 ttggggtcgg attggcaatg ttgttgggca gcgtcgctgc tccagctttt gccgacgagc
    50101 caacacttag cgacgaagcc tttgaagctt cgaaacaact gtactttgaa caatgtgcag
    50161 gctgccacgg ggttttgcgc aaaggcgcta ccggtaaaaa cctggaaccg cattggaaga
    50221 agaccgcagc cgacggcacc gtaaccgaag gcggcaccct gaaactgggt caggaacgcc
    50281 ttgagaaaat catcgcctgg ggaactgaag gcgggatgaa caacttctcg gacatcatgt
    50341 ctgagcagga aatcaaggat atggcgacat acatcatgat ggaggcccca aagccgcctg
    50401 aaatgtcgct ggaacagatg aaggcaaccc gcaaggtcta cgtcgaagaa gcggactatc
    50461 cgaccgaacc gctgcacggc cgcaactggg aaaacttctt tgtcgtcatc gaacgtgacg
    50521 tcggcaaggt tgcagtcatt gacggcgaca cgaaagaagt gctgacgcat attccgaccg
    50581 gctatgccgt gcacgtcctg aaggcttcgg agcatcacaa catcaccgaa cccgaaacgc
    50641 cgggccgttt ctggtataca atgggccgtg acggcaagat gaccaagatt gacctctggc
    50701 aaacgccgga caagatgctg gtttcggaag tcaagatcgc ctatgacgcg cgcgatgtcg
    50761 ccgtgtccgg tgacggcaaa tacgtcatcg gcggtgggta ctggccgcct cactttgcga
    50821 tcgttgacgc gcagaccatg gagccggtca aagtcgtatc gacccgtggc accaacgtag
    50881 atggcgagta tgtggaagaa gcccgtgtgg ccgctatcta caccacgccg aacgaaccca
    50941 cctggatcgt tgccgtgaaa gagctggggc agctctggca ggttgactac acagacctcg
    51001 acaacttgcg gatcgacaag atcaactcgg ccaagttcct gcatgacggg ttcttcgacc
    51061 cgacaggccg gtacttccaa atcgcggcta acgcatcgaa caagatggtc gttgtcgata
    51121 ctgaaacgca caagcttgag gcgatgatcg acaccgctgc tctgccgcac cccggtccgg
    51181 gcgccaactg gattgacccg aattgcggac ctgtggcggg tacaacccac ctgggtgtcg
    51241 gtaccgtgac agtctggggc aacgacccag aaggtcaccc ggatcaggcc tggaaaacct
    51301 gttacgaggt ggaaaccgac ggccccggcc tgtttgtccg cacccacccg aactcggatt
    51361 acatctgggc tgatcagacc aaacaccccg agccggaaat tcagcaatcg gttcaggtca
    51421 tctcgaaaga gaccggcgag atcgtgaaaa ccatccagat caccgaagac gaaggcagtg
    51481 ccgctgttca cttcgaattc aacgccgatg gtaccgaggt ctgggtttcc aagtggaacc
    51541 tgtcggactc gaaggaaccc aacggtcaga tagtgatctt cgacgccaag acattggaag
    51601 agatcggtcg gattgacgga ctttacgccc cgaccggcaa attcaatgtc tacaaccggt
    51661 cgaaccacgt cacctgacgg gttcgcaacc taaaccggaa agggcgggcc cctcgcccgc
    51721 cctttcctcg tttgacagat ccgccaaact caccggcctg ccacctaagg ccagacaaga
    51781 cagccaaaac ggagcccgga tatgacttcc gaaccggata agaaaaaacc gatctggcgc
    51841 cggtatttcc tgtggggaat gcccgtggcc ggtattgctg cggctttcgc cgccggcatc
    51901 atcttctggg gtgggttcaa caccgccatg gaagccacga ataccaagga attctgtgtc
    51961 tcgtgccacg agatgcgaga ttttgtttat gcggaatacc agggcacgat ccacgacgtg
    52021 aaccggtcag gcgttggtgc ggtctgctcg gactgtcacg tgcccaagga ctggacccac
    52081 aaaatcatcc gcaaaataaa agcctcgaaa gagctttatg gaaagatggt cggcaccatc
    52141 aacacccgcg agaaattcga agccaagcgc attcatcttg ccatgaatga gtgggagagg
    52201 atgaaatcga cggactcgcg tgaatgtcga aactgccatg actttgaatc gatgatgccc
    52261 gaattccagc gtccccgtgc gcgtcagcag cacctgaacg caatggaaac cggtcagacc
    52321 tgtatcgact gccacaaggg cattgcccac tcgaacatcc gagatcgcgc aaccgacgag
    52381 tatctggagg agcttgaggc gccaaatccg gctttcatcc gacaaatacc gccagaatac
    52441 cttgccagtc ttgagcggat cgaagccaag gaagctgccg aggccgaagc tgagaaagct
    52501 gcaaagaaag cccagcagga ggccgttcag gcccagattg cagcagcagt tgacgcggct
    52561 gtcgcggaag agcgggcaac ggctgcaacc gatggttcga caacacctgc cggcagtgaa
    52621 agcggcgatg tcggtggcaa catcgactgg aatgcggtgg ccagtgcgga cctgaaactg
    52681 ttctatccgg gccaggcgtc atttgaatgg gtgcagaacg gaaaaaccca tggcggggcc
    52741 cgtccgctga ccaaaggtgg cgatcaatgt tcgacctgtc atgccaagga attggatgcg
    52801 attggtaaca agatcgttgc cggtggcgag ctggaaccca ctccgatccc cggcaaacgc
    52861 ggtgtgatcg acgcaaccgt tcaggcggca catgatggcg aaaacctgta catccgtctg
    52921 caatggccgg attcagggca caaccctgct ccgtttgttg atggcggcaa aatggacccc
    52981 aaaaaccaaa tcaaggtcgc aatgatgatc accggaaccg gcatcgagct gggcgatcag
    53041 gtcgggtgct gggcgtcgtg ccacgccgac aacacctaca tgccctttgc gcctgaggcg
    53101 gatgcaattg ccgcaaacgg ggatgtttcc ggtcgcctga ccgctcagga caccgtgacc
    53161 aagtacctca gcgaaagccg caccgagatc gaaatcaaag gcaggggcgg caaggctttg
    53221 ggcggttggg acaagttgca ggccgcagaa cagatcgaac agtatctggc tgatggcacc
    53281 tatcttgacc tgatgcgtgt ctacgcggac ggcagcgcca caaatggcta tctgctggaa
    53341 cagcgtgtag tcaatgatgg tgagatcgcg gcctcggcaa acctgtcagg tggcgtgtgg
    53401 actgttgtct tcacacgtcc gctgaactcg ggcgcgccgg gcgacattcc actggaggct
    53461 ggccggacct ataccgtcgg ttttgccatt catgacgatt tcgccaacgc aaggttccat
    53521 cacgtgacgc tgaacaccag ccttgcgctg gatgatgaca gcgcgcttat caacgtggtc
    53581 aagcaataac agtttggggc cggttcaccc ggccccaaac accttggaaa ggagacatgg
    53641 accatgaaac cccaccgcct tcttcccgcg ctgctgctcc ttgccgcgcc agcctggtca
    53701 gatgaaaccg ccgaaatctg tgctgaagcc gaagagcgtt atgtcgagct gttcggacac
    53761 ccctcggcct cggtcgagga cgccaaggtg gttttgatgt acaactacaa tttctgcccg
    53821 gtcgaactga ccgtaaaggc aggtacaact gtccgatggg tgaacgtcga caagcgcacc
    53881 agccacagtg tgttgctgaa agacggtagc gaacccgaaa gcgaccggct gttcccggaa
    53941 gaaacggttg aaataacctt cctgacaccg ggccctcagg attatctctg cgggccccat
    54001 tgggagacac agaacatgat cgggatgatc actgtcgagc cctgatctga gctattccta
    54061 cagactgaaa acggagcgcg ggcgcaaatc ccgcgctcct taacttatgt caaggaggtt
    54121 ggttttcgat tgcgccaatc tgccctcatg acacgcccgg cctacccagc aacgtcccgc
    54181 aaaagcattg gactcgcgca ggaaaccccg ggtttcgaag acattcagac ccagcgagtt
    54241 tgaacatgag cggtaaggtt tttctgatag gtgcaggccc cggcgaccct gaactaatga
    54301 cgctgcgtgc cctgcgaatg ctgcaggaag cagatgtggt ggtctatgac agactggtgt
    54361 ctgccgacat cctgaatctg cacgccgaag gcgcgcggct gatccctgtt gggaaagcgc
    54421 ccaaatgcca caccgtccca caggaccgga tcaacgaaat ccttctggaa gaggccagcg
    54481 caggtcacac ggtcgcccgt ctgaaaggtg gcgatccgat gatctttggc cgcggctcgg
    54541 aagaagccgc ttatctgatg gcccatggcg tggcggtcga atacgcaccg gggataacgg
    54601 cggcgcaggg cgcgtcctgc tcgaccggcg tgccgctgac ccatcgcggt ctggccacct
    54661 cggttcaata tgtcaccgga caccggcagg cagacaaagt gctggatctg gactggaaac
    54721 gcctggccga cccggacacg accttggtgg tctatatggg tgtggccaac atcggccaga
    54781 tcgccatggg gctgatgacc gaaaacctgc cgggatcgac gccggttctg gccatcggaa
    54841 atgcaacgac acctaatgaa agccgcctgg tttcacggct ggaccaattg gccaacgacg
    54901 tgcgcacctc cgggctgaag gcgccaacgc ttttcatcat cggcaaggtt gtttcacttt
    54961 atgccgaaca gcccgtggcg gacattctgg aacgggccca tggctaagct ggggtgcaga
    55021 aaacatgtgc cgtgccccgc gccgaacaga aatgtgcctg gccgcacggg gtgggtcgcc
    55081 cgaacctttc tgacaactgc ggttctggct gcaacgtccg catttgctgc cgatgttatt
    55141 gatcccaacg cactgaaaag acttgtgcat caggattgcg gttcgtgcca tgggctgtcg
    55201 ctgaaaggcg gcctggggcc cgatctgcgc tcgaaaacac tggagcatta tgacgcggag
    55261 gttttgaccg gcgtcatcct tgacggcatc cccgatacgg cgatgccccc gtggcggcct
    55321 ctgatcagcg aagaagaggc cgaatggatt gcccgatacc tgctggaaca ggaggcacga
    55381 tgaaatacct tatcctcagc cttgcggcga cattgatgat gaccgcggcc caggccgagc
    55441 cgatggcgac aggagacctt gggctggtga tcgaacgtgc cagcggatcg gtcctgttgg
    55501 tggaccagtc cgaccgtgcc gctctggccc ggatagaagg attgggcgac ctgtcccacg
    55561 cctcgttggt ctattcaccg gatgaacgtt ttgcctttgt ctttggccgc gacggtggat
    55621 tgaccaaggt tgacattgtc acccgccaga tcgtgaaccg cgttgtgcag tccggaaacg
    55681 ccattggcgg cgcgatctcg gacgatggta cgcttgtggc ggtatcgaat tacgaacccg
    55741 gcggtgtgcg cgtgtttgat gcgcaaacgc tggagatggt ggctgacatt cccactggca
    55801 gcaaaacgat tggtttggtc gacgcgccgg gccgccgctt cgttttcacc atgtgggaca
    55861 cgggcgaaac atggatcgcg gattttgcac ggggggcgcc cgagatcacc aggatcaccg
    55921 atatcggcaa gaacccctat gacgcgctaa tcactgccaa tggccgcacc tatatcgccg
    55981 gcctgtttgg cgaggatggc ctgaccgcgc ttgacctgtg gtccgacaac ccggaaccga
    56041 tccgcgttct gcccggctat ggccgtggtc aggaggaaat gccggtctac aagatgcccc
    56101 atctggaagg ttgggcgctg acagggtccg aattcgtctt gcccgccgtt ggccaccatg
    56161 aggttttgtg ggtagacgcc gccactctga ccgagaccgg acgcacacaa acccacggac
    56221 agccggtctt tgccatggcc cgcccggacg ggcgacaggt ctgggttaac tttgcccacc
    56281 cgctgaacga taccattcag gtcatcgata ctgtcagcaa acaaattatt cacgaattca
    56341 agcccggccc ggccgttttg cacatggagt tcacaccacg cgggcacgaa gtctggatca
    56401 gtgtgcgcga tgcgaacaag gtcatggttt atgacacgcg tagtttcgaa aaactgcgtg
    56461 agatcgaggc cgaaagcccg tcaggcatct tctttaccgc gcgtgcgcac aaaacgggtc
    56521 tgtaagtcat gcaacacatt acagacccga tcgaccgccg cttgctggat gaatttcagc
    56581 gcgatttccc ggtaatcgaa cgcccgtttc aggttcttgg aaacgcagtt gggcttgacg
    56641 aaagcgaagt catccaccgc ctgaccagaa tgcgcaccac gggccgtatc acgcgggttg
    56701 gcgcaaccat tacacccggc gtggtgacgg ccagtactct ggcggcagtc tccgtcccgg
    56761 aggagcggct ggaggaggtc gccgccctga tcgacgccga accgggtgta aaccacaatt
    56821 atcagcgcga ggacgcctgg aacctctggt tcgtcgcaac cggccctgat cgggcacatg
    56881 tgaatgatac cctcacacgg atcagccggg tcaccgggct gcgtgttctg gatttgcggc
    56941 tggtgcgccc tttcaacgtt gatctcgggt tccgcatgat cggcggggtc aaaaccgtgc
    57001 ccacagcacg tcaggtggat gcgtctgcga tgcgcgaggg tgatcggtgt ctgctgcaga
    57061 cgctgagctc gggtttgtct ctggtcgccg aaccttatgc agatttggca cattcactga
    57121 accgggacgt tgatgatgtg atggcgcgag tcatcgcgtt gcatactgcc ggtatcattt
    57181 cgcggctggg cgtcatcgta cgtcaccggg ctcttggctg gtcggccaat gcgatggttg
    57241 tctgggactt gccagcagag cagatcgaca tcgccggccc cgctttggcg gctttccccg
    57301 gagtgacctt gtgttacgag cgcaacccgg tgcccgatgt gtggccatat cgcctgtatt
    57361 ccatgatcca cgcgcggtcc cgcagcgaag ctttggacgt actggcccgt gcgacgaccc
    57421 tgtccgaact gacaggtgca cggaacaagg ttctgttctc tacccgctgt ttcaagcaga
    57481 ccggtgccct gattcaaacc aaagaggtcg ccgcatgacg ctggaccaaa ctgaccgtgc
    57541 gatcctgaac cgtatgcagg acgatctgcc actggtttca catccttacg caacagtcgc
    57601 caaagaactt gacctgtccg aggccgaatt gctggcgcgc ctgacgcgca tgaaagagac
    57661 acgcgtcatc acacgttttg ggccgttctt cgatgccgct gcaatgggcg gtgccttctg
    57721 cctctgcgcg atggccgttc cagccggaga atttgaagcc gtcgtgacca aagtcaatgc
    57781 acatcccgag gttgcccata attatgaacg cacgcaccgg ctgaacatgt ggttcgtact
    57841 ggccactgaa acgcccgaag gcatcagggc cacagccgat gcaatcgaac gggaaacggg
    57901 gatcgaggtt ctttgtttcc ccaaacttca ggaattctac atcggctttc gggtggcggc
    57961 atgatcgacg caacagacag actgattatc caagcgctac agggcggatt gcctctggtt
    58021 tctgccccat atgctcaggt tgctgatgat ctggggatgc aggaagccga tctgcttgag
    58081 aggctgtcag ccctcaaagc gcgcggcgta atccgccgca tcgcggccgc ccccaaccac
    58141 tacaagctgg gcatgacctc aaacggtatg actgtctggg atgtcgaaga tgaccgcatc
    58201 gccgaattgg gcgcccagat cggtgctcta ccctttgtca cccattgcta tgaacgcccg
    58261 cgcgccctgc ccgactggcc ctacaatctg tttgccatgg ttcacggatc ggatcgggat
    58321 gaagtcgagg aaaaacgcgc ccagatcact atgatcctgg gtgatgcctg ccgggccaag
    58381 gatatcctct attccacgcg catcctgaaa aagaccgggc tgcgcctgaa aaagaaaggc
    58441 tgagacgatg ttccgcctga ccgaatacat gcaccagctg gtcaaaccga ccccggtgcg
    58501 aaaacgtcgc cccggtcctg tgaaaccggt tgtaatctgg aacctgacgc ggcgctgcaa
    58561 tctgaagtgt cgtcattgct acaccgtctc ggcggatgtt gcgttcccgg gcgagctcag
    58621 ccacgagcaa gccatggtaa cccttgagga tctgggccag tttcgcgtcc cggccctgat
    58681 cctctcgggt ggagaaccac tggacaggtt cgatttcttc gacattgcca aacgtgcgcg
    58741 cgacattgtg ccgatgctgg cgctgtcgac caacgggaca cgcattcatg atgaaacagc
    58801 cgacatgatt gccgacgttg gtttcaacta cgttggcatc tcgttggatg ggatcggggc
    58861 cacgaatgac tggttccgcg gtgttgaagg ggcttttgcc gacgccctgc gcggtgtgcg
    58921 cgaatgcaag aggcgcggca tcaaggttgg cttgcggttc tgcctgaccg aaggcacgca
    58981 gcatcacctg ccggacctgc ttcagctatg cgatgacgag ggcgtcgaca agttttacct
    59041 gtcgcacctg gtttatgccg ggcgtggtga caagaaccgc ggtgaagatg ccgagcatca
    59101 gcgcacccgc aagggaatgg atctgctgtt ggagcgcgcg tgggaggctg cctcgggcgg
    59161 tcgcccgctg gatatcgtga ctggcaacaa tgacgcagat gcggggtatt tcctgaactg
    59221 gattcgcacg catttcgacg ctgacaaggc tgcgcatgtc cgcgagcatc tggccgcttg
    59281 gggaggaaat tccagcggtt tgggtgtggc caatatcgat aatctgggcc gggtccatcc
    59341 tgacacctac tggtctgatt acacagtcgg caacgttaag acgacatcgt tttccgaact
    59401 ttggaccagc gacgatccga tgctggccat gctgcgcacg cgtccgcgcc ccctcaaggg
    59461 gcgctgtgga gcctgtgagc taaaggatgt ctgcggtggc aacacccgca tccgggccct
    59521 gcaactgacc ggtgatccct gggccgaaga tccggcctgt tacctgacaa acgaagaaat
    59581 cggtgttgac gacgcaggtg agcgcctgcg ggtcacgccg ttccggggga aaagccatga
    59641 tccggcgcat cagttctttt gatcctgtct gctctgagcc ttcgacatgg gcgccagaga
    59701 cacgtaacgg agcctccggc gggagtattt ttgaaaagat gaaggtcgta ttgatgtgtt
    59761 ctgtactggg cgccggtggt gcctgggcgg atgcaccaac ggactatgcc gagcattgtg
    59821 cgtcctgcca cggtgaaaac cgcctgggcg gtgtgggccc ggcactgatc ccagagacgc
    59881 tgcagcgcat gcgtgggccg cgtatcgcgg cggtgattgc ggaagggcgc gcggcgacgc
    59941 aaatgcctgc tttctcgcac gaactcgatg ctttgcagat tgaagagctg gccggctggt
    60001 tgaaatcacc gctggaaacc gaccccgaat ggggcgaggc ccatatcatg gacagccgca
    60061 cgctggatga cggttatttc ccggttgatg cgccagtgtg gtcaagtgac ccgatgaaca
    60121 tcaccctggt ggtcgaaacc ggggatcatc atgtcagcgt gctggatggt gacacgtttg
    60181 aggttttgga ccggttcgag acacccttcg cggttcacgg cgggccgaag ttcagcccgg
    60241 atgggcgtta cgttttcatc atgtcccggg atggctgggt tcagaaatac gacatctggg
    60301 ccctgcaaca ggtggggcgc gtacgggcgg ggcttaacag ccgaaacatc gcaatgtccg
    60361 gtgacggcaa gtggctggcc gttgcgaatt atctgccaaa cagtctgacc ctgctgtcga
    60421 ccgaagacct gtcggtggca aaagtcattg cgatcaaagg aaaagcgggg aaatccagcc
    60481 gcgtatccgc agtgtatcag gcccccccgc gcgagagctt tgttctggcg ctcaaggatg
    60541 ttcccgagat ctgggaggtc ttctacggag ccaacccgcc gcaatccggg ctgggtcacg
    60601 actttcgcat cgaagggcag ttcaagaacc ccgatccttt cccggtgcgc aagatcacaa
    60661 cgcccgacta tctggacgat ttctttttcg atcaaagcta tgaatacgtc atgggtgccg
    60721 cgcgcgatgg caagggcgga caggtgatcg accttgttat tgggcacaag gtggccgatc
    60781 tggacttgcc ggggatgccg catctgggct cggggattac gtggaaacat ggcgatacga
    60841 ccgttatggc cacaccgcat ctcaccgacg gcacggtgtc ggtgatcgac atggagactt
    60901 gggaaaccgt caagcggatc aagaccgaag ggccgggctt cttcatgcgg agccacgaaa
    60961 attcgcctta cgtctgggcc gatgtcttct ttggccccaa caaggatgcc atgcatgtga
    61021 tcgacaagca aagccttgaa atcgtaagaa ctttgcgccc tgccccgggc aagaccgtgg
    61081 cacatgtcga gttcacaaag gatggccgcc acgcgcttgt atcaatctgg gaagatgacg
    61141 gcgcggtgat cgtttatgat gcgcagacgc tggaagaagt gcgccgcctg ccgatgcgaa
    61201 aaccgtctgg gaagtacaat gtctggaaca aaatcacctt ctcggaaggc accagccact
    61261 gaaggcaaat ggccggtctg gaaactggcc attctgcttt atccagccac catgttgacc
    61321 gtggccatca acctgtttct ggccgggctg atcctgcata gtgccggttt cggcgtgatt
    61381 ggaccggttc cggcaatcct ttggtcaata cctttaggca tacccgcgtc ctggttggcg
    61441 gggcgatggg tgcgtgggtt gatggacgaa gcggacggct gacgggaaat tccaaaggcc
    61501 tgacgaaagt caagtatcgg acagggaaaa ccgcctacga ctcgggaaag aataccgagt
    61561 tggattctcc atgcctgcct ttaactcctt ccacaccctc cctgttcgcg catcacgcgc
    61621 ggcgtgtgga ctggcaggca ttttccttct gttgttgcaa atgcttggcc cggttctggc
    61681 gagtcccggt gagagcatgt gggtggagat ctgctcggag gcgggcgcgg tctgggttca
    61741 agttgacctt gaagaagaag gcgacaacga tccaaccgcg ccctgcccga aatgcgcgga
    61801 ctgtgcgctt tgtgcggtga cggtgtcagc accgatgccg ggcgctttgc tgcccgcaag
    61861 cgtcggaaat gttcaaaatg tacgctttga acatgggggg cagtgcattt tgtacagccc
    61921 caaacacctg tggcccgaaa cccggggacc cccgttcacg acccaagaag aatctgaacg
    61981 cgccccgcgc gcgtccatgg cgtccaccca attgatcgga ggtgcgccgt ggtcataagt
    62041 cgcgcaatcc atttccttct ggccctcgtt ctgtccttcg gtgttgcaat cagtgcgcgc
    62101 gccgacagtc ttgccagctt tcttcctgac atcgatccgg ctgacctggc cccgggtgcc
    62161 gacgcgtttg gcccggtacg cagcgacgtg aaggttgccc cggtccttcg gggtgccgag
    62221 accatcgcgt gggcttttct gacttcggac tttgtcggca cgaccggata ttccggcaaa
    62281 cccattcacg tggttgccgc catcgacgcg gatgctgttc tgaccggtgt tcagctggtc
    62341 aagcattccg aacccatcgt gctgatcggc attcccaatt cccggatggt tgaactgacc
    62401 gaaggctatg cgggccttga cctgaaacga gaggccgaga ccgggggtga ggggcatgac
    62461 ctagacatta tctcgggtgc gaccgtgacg atcatggtga tcgatgacag ccttgtgcgc
    62521 ggagggatca aagtggcccg cgcgctgggg ttgggcggat tgtctccggt acaggctggc
    62581 gggccgcagc gcgaagttga tatggcgcag gatgcggttt acgactggac cacattgtct
    62641 ggagacggct cggtccggcg gatgacactg gatgtcgggc aggtcaatgc cgcctttgaa
    62701 gccaccgggg atcagcgcgc gatcaagcgc cccgaaccgg gcgagccgga tgacaccttc
    62761 atcgacatgc acatggcgct tgtttcggtg ccatcgatcg gcaagtcgct gctgggtgag
    62821 gctgaatacc agaacctgac caactggctg gacgagggcg aacaggccat tctggtactg
    62881 gggcgcgggg cctatagttt caagggatcg ggctatgtcc ggggtgggat ctttgaccgg
    62941 attcagctga tccagggcga cagctcggtg cggttcttcg acaagcagca gcgccgtctg
    63001 ggtgaggttg ccgcgccaga tgcccccagc tttaccgaac tggatatctt caagatcccc
    63061 gctgatgccg agtttgaccc ggccgagccg ttccgcctgc aattgctggt gcagcgtgcc
    63121 gtcggggcgg ttgaaaagac ctttctgacc ttcgatctgg gatacaagct gccggaacag
    63181 tacctgttgc cagtcaccac cccatcggtt gtggatgatg caaccggcga agcggccgcc
    63241 aaggcggccc tgtggcagcg catctggaag gatcgcaccg tcgagatcgc cgggcttggt
    63301 gtcatgctgc tggtgctgac ggccacgttc ttcttccagt tccacgccac gatgaatgcg
    63361 cgcgtctttt actggttccg catcgggtac ctgacgatga ccctgttctt catcggctgg
    63421 tatgccaatg cacagctgag cgtggtgaac ctgatggcgc tggcgggcag tttgcgcacg
    63481 gggttctcgt gggacgcgtt cctgctggat ccgctggtct ttatccagtg gtttgccgtg
    63541 gccgccgccc tgttgttctg gggtcgcgga gcctattgcg gctggctgtg cccgtttggc
    63601 gcgcttcagg agctgaccaa taagatcgca cgggcgttta aagtgccgca atggactttg
    63661 ccctggggtc tgaacgagcg gctctggcct gcgaaataca tgatcttttt gggtcttttt
    63721 ggtctgagtt tcgtgtcgat cccgctggcc gagcaatatg ccgagatcga gccgttcaag
    63781 accgcgatca ttctgaaatt catgcgcgac tggccgtttg tggtctttgc gctggtcctg
    63841 ctggggatcg ggctgttcat cgaacggttc tattgccgct atctttgccc gctgggcgga
    63901 gcgctggcga tccctgcccg tatccgcatg ttcgactggc tgcgccgcta caacgattgt
    63961 ggcacgccct gtcagacctg cgccaatgaa tgccccgttc aggcgatcca ccccaccggt
    64021 gagatcaatc cgaacgagtg cgtcacctgc ctgcattgtc aggtgctcta tcagtccgag
    64081 gacaaatgtc ccgtcgttat ccgccaactg aaacggcggg ccaagaccgg gtcggtcaca
    64141 cctaagaccc ccctcgggca accaccggcg aaccatccaa acgccaaacc gaaaaccgtt
    64201 tcctaaaagg aggaacgacc atgtcggacc aagaaaacaa actgaacatc acgcgccgcg
    64261 gtatgctggg ggccactgcc accggtgccg tcatcgccgg gaccggtctg ggatcgaccc
    64321 tgatgaccgc gaaagaggcc agcgctgccg ccaagcagca tctggagccg ggcgagctgg
    64381 acgaatatta cggcttctgg tcgtcgggcc agaccggcga actgcgcatt ctaggcgtgc
    64441 cgtccatgcg cgagctgatg cgggtgccgg tgttcaaccg ctgctcggcc acgggctggg
    64501 gccagaccaa cgagtcgctg aaggttctga ccgagggcct gctgcctgaa accaaggagt
    64561 tcctggctgc aaacggcaag gtcacctatg acaacggcga cctgcaccac ccgcatatgt
    64621 cgttcaccga cggcacatat gatggccgtt atctgttcat gaacgacaag gccaacaccc
    64681 gcgtggcccg tgtgcgctgt gacgtgatga aatgcgacaa gatcatcgag atcccgaacg
    64741 cgcatgacat ccacggcctg cgtccgcaga aattcccgcg caccggctat gtctttgcca
    64801 acggtgagca cgaggccccg ctggtcaatg acggccagat ccttgatgat ccgtcacaat
    64861 atgtgaacat ctttacggcc atcgacggcg acaccatgga agttgcatgg caggtgatgg
    64921 tgtcgggtaa cctcgataac accgactgcg actatcaggg caaatacgcc ttctcgacct
    64981 cgtataactc ggaaatgggt atgaacctgg ccgagatgac cgagaacgag ctggaccatg
    65041 tggtcgtgtt caacctcaaa ggaatcgaag aggccgtagc ggccgggaac tatcaggaac
    65101 tgaacggcgt caaggtcgtg gacgggcgta aagaggcggg tggaaacctg acccggtaca
    65161 tcccgatccc gaactcgcca cacggtgtga acgcagcgcc tgacaagaaa cacatcatga
    65221 tcaacggcaa gctgtcgccg accgtgtccg taatcgatgt ggaaaaggtc gatgcactgt
    65281 tcagcgaaaa cgccgatccg cgttccgctg ttgtcgccga gccgcagctg ggtcttggcc
    65341 cgcttcacac ggcgttcgac ggcaagggca acgcttatac caccctgttc ctggacagcc
    65401 aggtggtgaa gtgggacatc gccaaggcga tcgaggccta tgcgggtgct gatgttgacc
    65461 cgatcatcga caaggtcgac gtgcattacc agccgggcca caactcgacc tcgatgggtg
    65521 aaactgccga agccgatggc aagtggctga tttcgatgaa taaattctcg aaagaccgct
    65581 tcctgaacgt aggcccgctg aagcccgaaa atgagcagct gatcgatatt tccggcgaca
    65641 agatgaaggt ggtccatgac ggcccgacct ttgccgagcc gcatgactcg atcattgttc
    65701 accggtccaa ggtgaacccg gtgaatgtct gggaccgcaa cgacccaatg tgggaagagg
    65761 cgcgcgcgca ggctgccgct gacggcgtcg atctggacga aggtgccgag gaaccgatcc
    65821 gggacggcaa caaggtgcgg gtctacatga cctcgaccgc gcccgtgttc agcatggaga
    65881 agttcaccgt caaacagggt gacgaagtga ccgtttatgt caccaacctg gatgacgtgg
    65941 acgatgtgac ccacggcttc tgcctgtcga acttcggtat cgcgatggaa gttgcaccgc
    66001 aggccacggc ctcggtcacg ttcattgccg accgtccggg cgtgcactgg ttctattgcc
    66061 agtggttctg ccacgcgctg cacatggaga tgcgcggccg gatgtttgtt gagccgcgga
    66121 gcgcataaac atgcgttggc ccctgctcat accgctcctg ctcggctcgc ccctttgggc
    66181 ggcggactgg gatgtgccca accgggcggg ggccatcaac gagatactgg cgcaggcggc
    66241 ggatggggac acccttcgcc tgagccccgg cgattacgtc gagcagttgg ttctggaccg
    66301 gcccgtgacc ctcgacgggc tgggacaggc caccatcgac ggacaaggcc aaggcagcgt
    66361 gatcacagtg accgggccgg gcgtgaccct gcgcgggctt acggtgatcg gatcaggctc
    66421 ggatcatgac gggatcgaca gcggcatcca gctgaccaag acggcgcgcg cgccggtggt
    66481 cgaggataac gtgctgctgg gcaatcttta cggcatcgac atacacggtg cgaaggacag
    66541 catcgtacga cgcaaccgga ttgaagggcg gcaggatcgc cacatgaacg cgcgtggcaa
    66601 tggtgtctat gtctggaacg cgccgggtgc ggtggttgaa ggcaatgaca tccgctatgg
    66661 ccgcgacggg atctttgtga actcgtccaa gaagaacacc tttaccggca acctgttccg
    66721 cgatctgcgg tttgccgttc actacatgta tgccgatgac tcggtcgtca gcgacaacgt
    66781 ctcgatcggc aacgatctgg gctatgcggt gatgttcacg accaacgtgc gggtcgccaa
    66841 caatgtctcg atcggggacc gcgaacatgg cgtgatgctg aattacgcca acaagagcgt
    66901 catcaccggc aatgtggtga aaggtgccaa ggaaaaatgc accttcctct ataactcgaa
    66961 caagaacgaa ttcaccgaca actggtttga gggatgcggc atcggtatcc actttaccgc
    67021 tggcagtgaa cgcaaccgca tcgttggcaa ttcattcatc ggcaaccgga cgcaggtgaa
    67081 atacgtctcg accaagtggg tcgagtggtc cgaagacggc cgcggcaact actggtccga
    67141 ttttgccgcc tatgatgtgg atggcaacgg catcgccgat gtcccctatc gacccaatga
    67201 cagtatggac catgtgctgt ggacccaacc cgcagccaaa ttgctgctcg gctcgcctgc
    67261 cgtacagctg gtacgctggt cgcaatcggc cttcccggca ctgttgccgg ggggtgtgat
    67321 ggacagcaac ccattgatgc aagcccctga acccccagct atgaaaaagg tgcctcatga
    67381 cggataaggc cctgtcaatt gaccatgtca gcaagaaccg ggggaaaacc tgcgttcttg
    67441 acgatatcac cctatccctt gcccccggtc agcgcgtggc gctgctgggc cataacggcg
    67501 cgggaaagtc gaccctgatc aagtccatcc ttggcctgac gcccattcgg gacggggcca
    67561 ttcggatcgg ggacgccacc cctggcagcg cgcaggcgcg acgggatacg gcgtatctgc
    67621 ccgaggcggt ctcgtttcac ccggcgttga ccgggcgcga gcagctgaca ctgtttgcga
    67681 aactgtccgg gtcaaaagcc gatgtgcccg gcctgttgga gcgcgttggt ctgagcgacg
    67741 cattggatcg ccggatcggg gcttattcca aggggatgcg gcaacgtctg gggctggcgc
    67801 aggtgctgct gggacagccg aaagtggcgc tgctggatga gccgacatcc ggcctggacc
    67861 cgatctcgcg gcaggacctt tatgccatca ttgatgaatt ggccgcgcag ggtaccgccg
    67921 tgctgattgc cagccatgct ttgaccgagg ttgaggcgcg caccgaccgg atcgccatca
    67981 tgcgcaaggg tcggatggtc gccgatgaca cgctgaacaa cctctcggcg ctggccgggc
    68041 tgccgatccg gctgaaggtg cgtgccagcg ccaatgcgga tgccctggcc gccgaactgg
    68101 gcggcaaccg gatcaacggc gcgtccgtcg agctgctctg cacacccgaa gacaagatgg
    68161 aggccctgcg ccggatcgcc gggttaggcg atgcggtggc ggatgtggaa atgacaccgc
    68221 ccaagctgga ggatctttat cgccactatg cacaggagga gaggacatga cccgcttcct
    68281 tgccatcacc cgaactgaaa tgctgatcct gcgtcgcaac cgctggctgt tggttgccac
    68341 gctgatcatg gtgctgttcg ccttggcgct gacctttgcg ggcagtgcgc ccaccggtac
    68401 attgggtgtc gatatgctga ccgtatcggt cgcgtcgatg accacgttgt cggtctatct
    68461 tgcgcctttg ctggcgctga tgatttcctt cgatgccatc gcgggcgatg tggaccgggg
    68521 cagcctgtcg ctgctgctgt cctatccggc cgggcgcggg gaaatcctgt tgggcaagtt
    68581 ctgcgcccat ctggccgcgc tggcctttgc catgaccgtc ggttttggca ccgcaggtgc
    68641 ggtagccgcg tactttggtg gtgcggggcc ggaaagcctg atggcgctgg tgcgacttgt
    68701 cctgacctcg atcctgctgg gcgccgtgtt tctggcgctt ggatacctgc tgtccgcttt
    68761 ggcgaggggc gccacggcgg cggcgggtct gtcggccggg ctttggctgg tttttgtcgt
    68821 cctttatgat ctgggcctgt tgggggccgt cgtcatggac aagggcggcg ccttcaccca
    68881 atccgtcttt ccatgggtga tggtggccaa cccggccgac gctttccgtt tgtggaacat
    68941 cgccgcgacc gagggtgttg ctatggcttc gggcatgacc ggggccgcac aggccctgcc
    69001 ggtctgggcc gcgcccgcgt cgctgctgat ctggccggtg ctgggctttg cccttgcaag
    69061 gttggctttc cggagggttg agccatgaga cgtcttgccc tgatcgcatt gctcgcactg
    69121 gcggcctgca aggaagagct ggccgagacc cccgatccgg tcgacctgac acccgatgcg
    69181 ctgagctatt tctgccagat gaatgtcgcc gagcatggcg gccccaaggg gcaggttcat
    69241 ctggaaggct atccggcccc gcttttcttt gcacaggtgc gggacatggt ggcctatctg
    69301 aaaagccccg agcgcgatgc ggatatcacg gccatctatg tcagcgatat gggcgttgcg
    69361 ccaagctggc ggcagccggg gatttcgaac tggatcgctg cggatggtgc gacttttgtc
    69421 gtcggcgctg acgtggccgg cggcatgggc gcgcgcgaag tggtgccttt tgccgatcct
    69481 gccgatgccc aggttttcgc ggatacctat ggcgggaccg cgatgcgcct gcccgacatt
    69541 cctgatgccg aagtgcttgg cccggtcgat cttgatctga agttggagac ccccgtatga
    69601 tcgccctgtc ccgtcgccga tttctgatca tttcggccgc ctgtgcggcc tccccggcca
    69661 tggcctttga cacgcactgg cgcggcaccg cccttggggc tgcggccagc ctgcggctgg
    69721 ttgggctgac ggatgccgag gccgcaccga tcatcaccgc cgtcgagggt gaggtgaccc
    69781 ggctggagga tatcttcagc ctgtaccgtc cgcagtcaca gctgagccgc ctgaaccgcg
    69841 acggtgtttt gaccgaaccc gcgcctgagc tattgaatgt gctgagcctg agcagtgcgc
    69901 tgcatcaggc atccggcggc gcattcgacc ccagcattca gcccctgtgg tatgccttgg
    69961 caacaggcgc tggccccgaa gatctggctg ccgcccgcgc tgctgtgggc tgggaacggg
    70021 tgtctttcga tgccgcgtcg gtgcaactgc cggtgccggg tcagtcggcc ctgacgctga
    70081 acggtatcgc ccagggagcg atcacggatc ggatcgctgc gctgctgcgt ggctttggcc
    70141 tgcgtgatgt tctggtcgac atgggagagg ttgccgcctt gggtgtgcgt ggcgacggca
    70201 cgccctggaa agccgggttg gccgcgccgg accagcgggt tttgaaacgg gtcgcgctgc
    70261 gtgaccgcgc ggtcgcgaca tcatcgtcgc tggggacgca gctgggacag ggtttgggcc
    70321 acatcatcac cccggacggg cctgcaaacc gggacagaac ggtttcggtt tctgcccctg
    70381 acgcggtgat cgcagatggg ctgtctactg cgatatgcgc ggcgcccgaa agccaagtag
    70441 ctgaaatctt gagatatttt atcggagccc gtgtcgagct gaatgtatga cgcatggtcg
    70501 caaatctcag gtgggtcagg aaaattcacc aagaacatga tattcgcgaa aaacatgata
    70561 taggtcaatt cgtgcgctgc ttcgcgcagt taggaagtaa ggacgcgaac caatctatcc
    70621 acactcgagt cgccagccat gagccagttg accagcagac gcgcttttct gagcgcacgt
    70681 atcctacggg aggatcctga tgcgatccga ccgccgggcg cgggcgtgac aggctttgcc
    70741 gatctgtgca caggctgtga agactgcgcc ggggcctgcc cggaagacat catcacattc
    70801 gacgacagcg gctttccggt tctggatctt tccgcaggcg gctgcacctt atgcggtgca
    70861 tgtgccgagg tttgcccgac cccggcgctg ttgcccgagc gtgtggccga gtggccgtgg
    70921 cgcgcacgga tcgaggccgc aagctgtctg tcgatgaacg gggtgagctg ccgcctgtgc
    70981 caggacactt gcgaacagga agccatccgc tttcgcctgc aactgggcgg gcgggctgaa
    71041 ccggcgcttg aaaccgaaac ctgtatcgga tgcggcacat gttctgccgc gtgccctgcc
    71101 ggggccatca cgatgcaccg ccccgtccct ttgcacccgg aggtgaccca atgaatatct
    71161 gtggctgtct tgtccacatc gcccccgatc acaccgacgc cgcgcgcgcg gcgataaccg
    71221 gcaccgatgg cgtcgagctt catgcggagg ccgaggatgg ccggttcgtc gtggttgtcg
    71281 aggatacagc cgaccggctg gcctcggaaa ccatcatgga tctgcaccag atccccggcg
    71341 tgatctcatt gtcgctgacc tatcaccatt tcgaagatcc cgcggaggct gctccgcgtc
    71401 ctgatgctcc aagccaaccg tccagcagga ggcccatgca atgaccatct ctgaatcccg
    71461 tcgtacattc ctgaaagcgt ccgcagcggc tgccacggcc tcggctgccg gcatcccact
    71521 ggccgctggt tcggccagcg ctcaggccgc cgcgcctgat atccgctggg acaaggccgc
    71581 ctgccggttc tgcggtacgg gctgttcggt tctggtgggc accaaggatg gccgcgtagt
    71641 cgcaacgcag ggcgacccgg atgcgccggt caaccggggt ctgaactgta tcaagggcta
    71701 tttcctgtcc aagatcatgt atggcaagga ccgcctgacc acgccgcttt tgcgcaaaac
    71761 caacggcgaa tatgacaaga atggcgagtt tgaaccggtc agctgggacg aagcctttga
    71821 cgtcatggct gccaagtgga aagaggcgct ggccaagaaa ggcccgacca gcgtgggcat
    71881 gttcggttcc ggtcagtgga ccgtctggga aggttatgcg gcggccaaga tgatgaaggc
    71941 cgggttccgg tcgaacaaca tcgaccccaa cgcgcgtcac tgcatggcgt cggccgtggt
    72001 cggctttatc cgcaccttcg gcatcgacga gcctatgggc tgctatgacg accttgagca
    72061 cgcggatacg tttgttctgt gggggtcgaa catggccgag atgcacccga tcctgtggtc
    72121 gcgtctgacc gatacgcgcc tgaccaagcc gggatgcgaa gtgcatgttc tgtcgacctt
    72181 cgagcaccgc tcgttcgagc tggccgacaa tggcatggtg ttcaacccgc agaccgatct
    72241 ggcgatcctg aactatatcg ccaattacat catccagaat ggcgcggtga acgaagagtt
    72301 cgtcaagaac cacgtcaata tcaccaaaac agccaccgat atcggttatg gcctgcgcga
    72361 caatcatccg ctgcaacaag aggccgcgaa ccccaatgtc ggcaagatgg aaccgatcag
    72421 ctttgaggaa tatgccgagg cggtatcgga atacacgctg gaatacactt cagaactgtc
    72481 cggtgttccg gcggacaagc tggagcgtct ggcccagcaa tatgccgacc cgaaccgcaa
    72541 ggtcatgagc ctgtggacca tggggttcaa ccagcatacc cgcgggtcgt gggtgaactc
    72601 gttgatgtac aacgtgcacc tgctggtggg caagatttcc gagcccggaa actcgccctt
    72661 ctcgctgacc ggtcagccgt cggcctgcgg aaccgcgcgt gaggttggca cctttgccca
    72721 ccgtctgccc gccgacatgg ttgtcatgaa tgacgagcac cgcaagattt gtgaaaccgc
    72781 ctggaacgtg cctgcgggta ccattccggc caagcccggc tttcacgccg tgctgcagca
    72841 ccgcaagctg aaggatggcg acctgaacgc ctattgggtg cagtgcaaca acaacatgca
    72901 ggccgcaccg aacatcaacg aagaaggcta tcccgggtat cgcaaccccg aaaacttcat
    72961 caccgtatca gacccctacc cgaccgtcac ggccgtgtcc gccgacctga tcctgcctac
    73021 cgccatgtgg gtcgagaagg aaggtgccta tggcaacgcg gaacgccgta cccagttctg
    73081 gcggcagcag gtcaaggcac ccggcgaggc caagtcggac atgtggcagg tgatggaatt
    73141 ctcgaaacgc tttacagtcg aagaggtttg gggcgaagag ttgctggcca ccatgccaga
    73201 gcatcgcggc aagaccatgt acgaggttct gttcgccaat ggcagcgtcg acaagttccc
    73261 gctgtcggaa acggccgagg gctttgacaa cgacgaatcc gagcatttcg ggttctacgt
    73321 tcagaagggt ctgttcgagg aatatgccaa cttcgggcgc ggccacgcgc acgatctggc
    73381 tccgtttgaa acctatcacc aagcccgtgg cctgcgctgg ccggtcgtgg atggcaagga
    73441 aacgctgtat cgtttccgcg aaggctatga cccttatgtg cccgaaggtg cgggcgtgaa
    73501 gttctatggc aagaaggatg gcaaggcgag catcatcttt gcgccttacg aacctgcggc
    73561 cgaggaaccg gatgccgaat atgatctgtg gctgtgcacc ggtcgtgtgc tggaacactg
    73621 gcattcgggg tcgatgacac gccgtgtgcc agagctgcac cgcgcctacc cggcggctgt
    73681 ggtttacatg catccgcagg acgccaagga tcgggatctg cgccggggtc aggagattgt
    73741 tctgtccacc cgtcgaggcg aggtcaccag ccgggttgag acccgtgggc gcaacaaggt
    73801 gccgcgcggt ctggtgttca tgccgtggtt tgatgaaggc cagctgacca acaagctgac
    73861 gctggacgcg acctgcccgc tgtcgaaaga gaccgacttc aagaaatgcg cctgcaaggt
    73921 cgagcgcgca taggcaacaa ggatcgtacg ggtaaatcct catgtctttt gccgacaaac
    73981 ccctttcgcc gcagcggcgc cggttcctgc aggattcggc gcgggcggcg ggcggctgcg
    74041 tggtcgccgg gacggtgctg gcctatctgg cccgcgacgc ccgcgccctg ccagccgagg
    74101 ctttgcgccc gcccggcgcg ctgccggaaa aggagtttct gtcggcctgc atccgctgtg
    74161 gattatgcgt gcgggattgc ccatacgata cgctgaaact ggccgagttg ggcttggacg
    74221 cggtggcgac gggaacaccc tttttcaccg cccgggatat tccctgtgag atgtgcgacg
    74281 acatcccttg tgtcgccgca tgtccgaccg gggcactgga ccccgcgttg gacaatatcg
    74341 acgatgcgaa gatgggggtc gcggttctgg tcgatcagga gaactgcctg aacttcctcg
    74401 ggttgcgctg cgatgtctgt taccgcgtct gccccgtcat cgacgaggcg atcacactgg
    74461 acaccacgca caacacccgg tcgggccatc acgcgatgtt catcccgacc gtccacgccg
    74521 accgctgcac cggctgcggc atgtgcgaga aaagctgtgt tctgcccgat gccgccatca
    74581 aggtgctgcc tgcccggctg gcgcggggca gttcggcaga gcattaccgc aagggttggg
    74641 aagaaaaggc cgcgaaaggc gcgccggtgg tcgaggggat catcgatctg ccggaccgtt
    74701 tgcccggacc gggcacggac aatctggtca cgcccggcgg ctttgctccg ggatatgatc
    74761 tgccgggggt gggacaatga gcgcccgcac agatatgccc acaggtcacg aggccatcgc
    74821 cagcaagggc tggatcggcg cgcatcgcta tctgctgctg cgccgtgcaa gccagctgtt
    74881 ctttctggtt ctgtttctgc tgggcccatg gttcggcatc tggatcgttc agggcacgct
    74941 ggccgggtcg ctgacgctgg acgtgctgcc tttgaccgat ccgttcatcc tgttgcagag
    75001 catggttgca ggccactggc ctgaggtgac ggcactgatc ggcggggcga tcgttctggt
    75061 gatctacgcg ctgatcggcg ggcgggtcta ttgttcctgg gtctgcccga tcaatccggt
    75121 gacggatgcg gccaactggc tgcatcgcaa gctggacctg ccgaagggct ggcaaccaaa
    75181 gcgcggcacg cgcctgtgga ttctggcaac cgtcctgctt gtttcgggtc tgagcggcat
    75241 gatcgcgtgg gaactgatca acccgatcac catgctgcat cgcgggctgg tctttggaat
    75301 gggctttgtc tgggccctga tcgccgccat ctttgtcttt gacgtcttcg tctcgcgcca
    75361 cggatggtgc gggcacctgt gcccggtggg cgcgttctat ggcctgatcg gagcaaaaag
    75421 cctgctgcgg atcagcgcca caaaccgcgc cgcctgcgat gactgcatgg attgttacgc
    75481 gatctgccct gaaaatcagg tgatctcgcc cgcgctgaag ggcaaaccgg gaagtacccc
    75541 gctgatcctg tcacccgact gcacgaattg tggccgctgc atcgatgtct gcgcggtcga
    75601 cgtctttacc tttactcacc ggttcgacga ccacgtcgtc caacctttcg atccagttgc
    75661 cgcgcccgag ccgcgcgccg ccagacctat ctaggggagt gccaagatga aaaaatcgat
    75721 cgttacaggc ggaattgccc ttctacccgt attattgctg agcggttggg ccgtcgcgca
    75781 atctgctcag gttgaatccc tgcgcggtgc ggacgtggat gagccggtgc cgctggacca
    75841 gatccaccgc aatgtcgaag ggcggcagca gcgcaattac cggcagcaac cgccattgat
    75901 cccgcattcg gttgaacagt accagatcga catccgtacc aaccagtgcc tgtcctgcca
    75961 tgactggacc aaagccggtg accgcaacgc accgacgctg tcgatgaccc attatctgga
    76021 ccgcgaaggc cgcgaactgg atcggatcgc cggaacccgg tatttctgca accagtgcca
    76081 cgtaccgcag gccgacgccc cgccgctggt cgacaacgtg ttccagccct ccgccggcaa
    76141 ttgatccaac gcaagactga aaggagcacc gacatggccg actcccctga aaaccgcggc
    76201 ttgcttggtc gcctctggaa cgcgatctgg acgccgacgg tgctgttcag ttcaggcttt
    76261 cttgtcctgg ccggatttct ggccggtatc ctgttctggg gtggatttca ctggaccctt
    76321 gagctgacga ataccgaaga attctgtact tcgtgccaca cgatggaaac gaacctgggc
    76381 gaatatcgcg aaacggtcca ttacaacaac cattccggcg ttcgtgcgat ctgttccgac
    76441 tgccacgtgc cggatgaatg gagccacaag atcaaagcca agatcatggc cgtcaaagac
    76501 gtctatcatg agctggccgg aaccatcagc acacccgagc aatacgaggc gcatcgcctg
    76561 agcatggctt cggccgtgtg gaagaagatg aaggaatcgg acagccgtga atgccgcaac
    76621 tgtcataact tcgactacat ggactttacc attcaggaaa cacgggccgc gtcggaacac
    76681 cagcgcgcca ttgacaccgg catgacatgt atcgactgcc atcagggcat cgcgcataat
    76741 ctgcccgcaa actatctgga acagtaccag aaaataagcg aggccgtgga gggcgaggtt
    76801 ctgcaggaac atgcatccgc ctctggcgac gacattcgcg cgtttctgaa caacagctcg
    76861 aattgatgtg gggacggaca tgctagactt acttggaaca atcggcgcca atgtcctggg
    76921 cctgcccggc atactagggc tggcgcttgg aatgatgacc cgcaagctgt ggttgggcgc
    76981 ggcactgggg gccgttgtcg gcatgctgga aacgctggtt tttgcgggct ttcagtttgc
    77041 tcatgtggaa gcggtggaac tgggcatctc gattctggtc gggctttgcg cgggcagcct
    77101 tggcactgcc atccgcctga aaggcgcaac cgtctgaaga agacaccggt tctgcccatt
    77161 tggtggaacc ggtatcctgc cgggtcacgt ttccagcgcc aaagcgggtg cttgtgtcgc
    77221 acgcgacgcg actattgacg taggggaagc ggttaaggcg cgcggcagtg tcgaaaatcg
    77281 gcaggatctg attttcgcat ttccacaact tcgataaaag cgcacgaggc cctagcgcct
    77341 atgggaaaac acccttcccc attacgcgcg gcaaggcagc atgccgggcc cagttttgcg
    77401 cgtgaaaaat caatatgaaa ctgaaagcca atgatttgac acgaaaaact caaagtggag
    77461 tggaatttca accctacatc tgtcacagca gataacaagt taacaatggt gtccctgcgt
    77521 catgtggatt gaacgtaaat tcctctctat ttttgcttat acaaatacaa tatgttttga
    77581 ggggagtaag gggagaagga aaatgggcgg gggcgcagaa cgatgacggg ggtccttgag
    77641 gcatcgccgc gtatctcaaa agttcttcga ctggctgatc tggaaaacca tgccaccctg
    77701 tttcggcagg aaggcgtgga tgatgatatt ctggacgagt tgacagatcc cgaactgcgc
    77761 gatctggggc taacggttgg cgaaagaaag cggtttcgca aggcgcaggc ccgtctgaaa
    77821 tctgaggagg catcgacccg gcaggagctt aggtccgaag ccgagcggcg acagcttacg
    77881 ctggttttct gcgatctcgt ggggtccacg cagctggccc agcggtatga cccggaagac
    77941 ctgatgcaga tcatgaacct gtatctggat acggcgatcg gcaccctgaa acagcatggc
    78001 tgtcacctgg cctacaggca gggtgacggg atcatggtct atttcggata tccaaaagcc
    78061 atggaggacg atgccgaacg cgccgttcgc gccgtgctgg agaccattga agccgtacaa
    78121 aaccttgaaa acaggtttgg cgaaaagctg gatctgcggg cgggaattgc caccggtatg
    78181 gtcgttgtgg gggtggtctc gtcaacaagt cttgggtcgc aggactttct ggtcggtgaa
    78241 accgcgaacc tcgcatcccg cctgcaaggt ctggccgagc cgggcgaggt ggtcgtctcc
    78301 gcagagacgt ggcggttgac acagggcgcc ttcgaattcg agccccgtgg cagccacaac
    78361 ctgaaaggat ttgacaatca gcgcacggtc tatcgcgcca tttccgaaag cgtcgcggcc
    78421 agccggttcg atgcgcgtgt cggacagtca gctgttgatc ttgtcgcccg gggcgacgat
    78481 ctttcagtcc tgacgcagct ttggaaagat gcacaggcgg ggtccggcag gtttgcgttt
    78541 gtcggcggcg ctgcaggcat tggcaagtcg cggctgatca agtccctgtc tgaaacaatt
    78601 ggcgtcaaac cctttacgtt gcagtgtatt ccgcatctgg ccagccttcc gcttcatccg
    78661 atcgtgggag agttgaggcg ggtttcagga gacaagtccg atgatagcat ccgaggcgcg
    78721 atttccgact ttgttcaggc cgcctctcgt ctgagcgacg cggatttgcc tgttcttctg
    78781 gatatggccg gggtcgaaac gggcgcagcg ccggatccgg accccctgaa gaaggcccgc
    78841 aagtcgctgg acgtgttgtt gcgcagcatt ggcagcctgt gcgacaggcg cggcaccttg
    78901 ctgctggtgg tggaggacgt gcactgggct gacgcaacca cgctggacgt gctggaggcg
    78961 ctggcatcag gactggacgg gttcccgata ctggtggtcc tgtcgcatcg ccctgaatat
    79021 gagccgccag aacattacga aggccgcgcg gcgcgcatcg atctgacgcc tctggccagc
    79081 agtgaagcct cggaactggt ccggcgcgtg gctgagccgt acagtttgcc ggtcatcctg
    79141 atcaggcaga ttgtcgagaa agccgatggc gtgccgcttt acatcgaaga gatgaccaag
    79201 gcggttctgg accagctgcc gcaagatgcg ccgatcaacg ccgaggttct ggatgccctg
    79261 agtatccccg caacccttca ggattcgttg atgtcgcgtc ttgaccggat ggaaaacgcc
    79321 aagcccattg cgcagcttgg gtctgttatc gggcgcagtt tcacctcggc gatgatccag
    79381 gcggtggcgc aggaagacat ggatgtggaa agcgcgctga tgcagctgat ggcggctggc
    79441 gttgtgctga tcacgggcga agccggaacg gccacctata cgttcaacca cgcgctggtt
    79501 caggatacgg cctataactc gctgctgcgc gaagaccggc agaaggttca cctgaaaatc
    79561 gcacgggcct tgctggccgg acataacgca ttcggaagcc ccgcccccga taccgtggcg
    79621 catcactgtg accatggcgg gttgaaggat gaggcggtgt ccaactggtt tacggcaggc
    79681 gaacaagccc tgtcgcggtt ggcgaacctg cctgcgatct cggcctttcg cgcggccctg
    79741 cgcaatatcg gaacgatgcc cgccaatgcc gagcgtgacg ggttcgagct tcgggtgcag
    79801 atgaatatcc tgccggctta catggcgatt tatggatggt cctccgatca ggtcggagag
    79861 acagccgccc gcgcgatgga gcttgcccat gccttgggcg atggcgaaac cctttttgcg
    79921 gccaccttct gccgctggac caatttcttt gtcgcgggcc agatgaaccg cgcaatggag
    79981 atgggacaag ccctggacgc gatggccggt atgagcggcg acactgttcc caacgtgctg
    80041 gcagcccgcg cgctgagctt tacgcattac ttccgtgggg aatttgcgga ttgcgagcag
    80101 cagcttgacc gtgcctttgc cctgatcacg cccgagctgg acatggccat gatgccaatg
    80161 acccagtcct cgaccacggc gtcattgctg gccattcagg ggtgcctgct gtggcagcag
    80221 ggcaagttcg atgaggcgga ggccgcacgt ctgaaagcca tcgacgtcag ccgggcattg
    80281 aaccacgcac ccaaccttgt ctacatcatg ggcgcgtgca gcatgttcct gccctacgca
    80341 ggcgaatggg accggctgga cgtgaccatg aaggaagccc gcaagatcgc cgacgaggaa
    80401 gggttcctgt atcttcacgc catgcaggat atctacatgg gtcttgcgca ggcgggaaaa
    80461 ggcgacatcg agggcgttcc ggcccatatc gaagcgtgca tgaacctgat ctcaaagtct
    80521 ggtggaaact ttacttttcc gcagaatcag attgttctgt ctgagttgat gatcgatcag
    80581 ggggatattg atcaggccct ggaccggctg gaaaccgtgt gtacccccgg ttgggaacga
    80641 ggagaaacgc tgaacaaacc ggaatatcac cgcgtgcggg ccaaggcctt tgctgccaag
    80701 ggtgatcggg acagcgcgat tgccgaggtt gaactggcat tggcgcttgc ccgcgaatgt
    80761 ggtgccgttg ttcaggaaca acgcgccggg gcactactgg acagtttgac gaaagccgaa
    80821 tgaacgagac ggactgcccg gccaaacagg gcagcatcac caagagggat ttacaatgac
    80881 cgatgcattg gattggaaca ccgaacagtg gaatgccgtt aacaaggccg tccatgatga
    80941 ggcgctgcgc gcgcgggtgg ctgcgagttt tctgccgctt tatgggccgc tgccagcgga
    81001 cacgcaatct gttcccctga acaagctggg tctgattgac aacgcgtcag gcgcggccaa
    81061 acgtctggaa gtaaatgatt atgacaccct gcggctgacg acggtttccg tcaacgtcta
    81121 cctgaaaggc gcgcaggtgg ctgatccgga actggccgcg gccatgatca tgttccgccg
    81181 ggccgccgcc gtcgtggcca aggttgagga tgacatcatt ttcaacggcc agccgggcac
    81241 cggcgaagcg cccagacatg ccggtggcgc acctgccgat ctgccgccga tctacaccgt
    81301 cagcgggggc ggtaaatatc cggggctgtt ggaggctggc gaaggtcagt ccatatcgat
    81361 caacgggaag aaaaagccct gttccggccc cgaggttttc gaggccgtgg tcgcgggcat
    81421 caataaactg gaagcgcacg gataccttgg gccttttgcc tgcgtgatgg gcaatgggct
    81481 gtttcaggcc gtgaccacgc cgattgagaa ctcgatggtg ctgccgcgtg acagtattct
    81541 tccgttcctt gacggcccgc tgctgcgatc gggcaccctg cccgcaaaca aggctgcact
    81601 tgtatcgctg caaggtgcgc cggtcgagat tgtcgtgcct tcggatatcg cggtgaaata
    81661 tctgcaaacc tcgtctgacg gcgaacatat cttccgcgtt cagcagaaat tccatctgag
    81721 gatcaaggaa gcacaggcga tctgcaccat cacgtgctga ccggagatct ggtcatgggg
    81781 gagtttacag accggggcgt gacattgcgt tggtccgagc tgatcaacga aaatgggctt
    81841 aatcgggtgc tgatcgaagc cggacccgcc gtgtcttcgc atgacgtggt gcgcgtgatc
    81901 tgttccgaag atggcggccc cgagcgcgcc attcgcggct ggcccttgca atgcgacccc
    81961 aagaccgggt ttcagcggtt tgcagccatg ctgccatctg tgacccagga aaagacattg
    82021 acctggcgac cggtgctgac gaccggtggt cgcgaatatg atcccggccg cggaaaggcc
    82081 cccgaacctg cgccgccacg cccggcaaag gcaatcacgc aagtgcccgc gctggaacat
    82141 gtgggcaggt ttgtggtgcc gttcaacgac gagttctatc cttcgggtga aacgcccgac
    82201 ggtatctggc tgcatttcgg gatcaaaaac ggcggaacgg ttgacgggcc tcatctgaag
    82261 gggacgatcg atccgctggg gggcgactgg atgcgcgtgc ggtccgacgg tgtggggctt
    82321 ttgcacgccc gagcgcttat tcaaccggtt gaaggaggcg cgccgatcct gtttgaagat
    82381 accggcgtgt gtgactttgg gccggatggg tatgcggggc tggcgaaggg caatctgccc
    82441 gcctcggccc cggtccggct ggcaccgcga tacctgacat caaacccgaa ttatgcctgg
    82501 atgaacaggt tgcagggttt cggcgtcggg gaagcaagcc tgtccgatat caccctgcgc
    82561 tttgacgtct attccgcgaa aggaacatcc gatggctgaa aaggttgtca tactgggcgg
    82621 tggcgtggcc ggaatgagcg ccgcgcatga gctgatcgag cgcgggtacg aggtcgagat
    82681 tcacgagcgc cagctgatcc ccggcggcaa ggcacgcagc atccccgtga tgaagggcga
    82741 aggcgatcac gggtccaagg cgaaacacat caaggcgctt gaaaaatggg ccgagatgga
    82801 cggtgccagt tatccccccg gtgtgaaacg cccctggctg cccggcgagc acgggttccg
    82861 gttctttccg aatttctacc gccatatcac cgatacgatg gcacgcacgc cctattatgg
    82921 caaaggcacc tgttacgata atctggtatc caccactcag gttctggtca gccagttcga
    82981 tgacccaggc atcatcgttc ccgaacggtt tccccgcacg ctgaaagacg tggccgacgt
    83041 gctcaagacg gttgcattca cgctctcgcc acgggaccag attgcctatg aggatgtcga
    83101 acatttcatc gcctgcatgt ggcgcatcgc gacatcctgc aaggagcgcc ggttcgatga
    83161 atatgaacgc atcgggtggt gggatttcat cggtgccgag cagcgctcgg aagcgtatca
    83221 gaagtttctg gccattggcc tgacccgttc gctggtggcc gcgaaggcga caactgccag
    83281 tacaaagacc gtgggcgaca ttgcggttca acttcagctg ggtatcgcga cgcccgagcc
    83341 acatggcaac cggttgttga acggccccac caaccttgtc tggatacagc cgtggctgga
    83401 ttacctcaaa agcaaggggg tcgtgtacaa gttcaactca aaggtcacgg gcatcgactg
    83461 ccaggatggc cgcatcgtca gcgcgacggt tgaacaggat ggcgaagaaa agcaggtcat
    83521 cggggattgg ttcatcagtg cgatgccgat cgaacggatc gcgccgctga tcacccctgc
    83581 gatgacggca atcgacccgt ctctggccaa gctgcccctg ctggccgaag acgtgcaatg
    83641 gatgaacgga attcagttct acctgaccaa ggatgttgaa ctgacccatg gccatgtcat
    83701 tttcattgac agcccctggg ccctgaccgc ggtttcacaa aagcagttct ggtcggccat
    83761 caactttgaa aactgggcag aaggcaagac caagggcctg ctttcaatag atatctcgga
    83821 atgggacaag ccggggctga acggaaaaac cgcgcgtgat tgtagccgcg aggagattgc
    83881 gcacgaggtt tgggaacagc tcaagcgcag cgtcaacgtg gatggccaga ccgtcctgcg
    83941 cgacgaggac atgcattact ggttccttga tccggatatt gtgcaggatc ccaacgaccc
    84001 caagcgccaa accaatgtgg agccgctgtt ggtcaaccgc atcaacagct ggcggttgcg
    84061 ccctgaggcg gccacgttga tcccgaattt catgctggca tcggattatg tgcgcaccta
    84121 caccgacctt gccaccatgg aaggggcaaa cgaagcggca cgccgggcgg tcaacgccat
    84181 cctgcaacgc ggcggatcaa aagctgagcc ctgccagatc tgggacctgc acgagccgga
    84241 tatcctgaaa ccgctgcgcg cctatgattt tgcccgttat caggccggcc tgccctggga
    84301 caaccggttt gcggttgcgg tcgaagccgc gctgaggatg ggacaggatg cagtgggtgt
    84361 tgagcgtggc ggcgaagggc cgcttgccgt cattgcgaaa ccggttacgg aatattcaaa
    84421 acccggcggg attaccgaag accctgcgat tgcggacgcg ttgcgcatga tttgccctcc
    84481 gaaagagctg tttgacctta tggtggccta cgagccgacc gctgatcttc cgatcccggg
    84541 agaggagatt gcagaggatg ttgcctttga tctgggccgg gacagcggcc agtcgggggt
    84601 gttgtccaaa gccttgccgc tgacggattc tcctttgtcc gcaaccggaa ccaaccttgc
    84661 cgaaacgggc aggaacgaga ccaaaacccg tgtgatcatc acccagaagg gatgaccctg
    84721 tggccactgg cacagcacat ctggatcctg cggcacagca ggattttctg aaaacgctga
    84781 cctcatacgg ggatcgcgcc cgagagacgc ttttgcagct gttgccgacg ggcgagccgc
    84841 aggcttatct gtacgggccg atgcgggatt acatcgaaac ctcgggcaag gggttgcggc
    84901 ccgcgctgtt gctggccacc tgcgaggctt tcggcggtga cagcgaaaac gcacgggtgt
    84961 ctgccgccgt tcttgaactg ctgcacaacg cgtttctgat ccatgacgat atcgaggatc
    85021 aaagcgattt caggcgcggg cgcgcgtgta tgcacaagcg tcttggggtc cctttggcca
    85081 tcaataccgg tgacgggatg caatcgctgg ccctgcgcct gttgcgccag aaccttgggc
    85141 cacttggccc tgaaaccggc atgcgcgtgg tggacgagtt tgatcatctg ttgcagcagt
    85201 ccattgaagg tcaggcactg gagcttggct ggatacggga caaccggctg aacgtggatg
    85261 catcggatta tctgatgatg tgtctgaaaa agacctgttg gtacagcttc attcacccca
    85321 tgcgcatcgg ggcgctgatt gcccgaccgc atgatgtcgc gtccggggtg ttgaacctgg
    85381 acgatttcaa cgcgtttggg ttttttctgg gcgccgcgtt tcagatacag gatgacgttc
    85441 tgaacctcgt gggctcgcag gacaaatatg gcaaagagat cggcggggac atttacgaag
    85501 gcaaacgcac gctgatgctg ggtcggctta gcttgcaggc ggacgagccc gaaaaagcac
    85561 gcctgtcgga tatgctgtca aacccgcgcg acagccgctc gacgcaggat gtgggctggg
    85621 ttctggatcg catggatcac tatggctgca tcagatatgc gcaggacgcg gccaatgact
    85681 tgctggcctc ggcccgtcag gagtttgcgc aggtttttgc ggccaccgaa gaagtacccc
    85741 gcgcgtttct gggccatttc atggactacc tcgtaacccg tcaggtttga gcgttcgcga
    85801 cctcatacat cacgaggatc gaagtttgca ctgtacccgt gcaggcaatc cggccgtgat
    85861 attcgccggg atcggcaagg tccggcacgg ttacaatgac ggcaacatcc gttgactcgc
    85921 cggggtttag ctggatttgc ggggggacaa cattaacccg gtttgccgga agagtgtcgc
    85981 cgttccggtt gatcaggtca cccggttcga actgtaatgc gacaggcccg ccaccgtttg
    86041 gtgcgtcaaa ggacagcaat atggtcgcgg tgccgccggg gtggcaagtt ttgcggcacg
    86101 caaatggccc ctcaagcggc tgtttcgtgc cccgttcagc cccaagcacg cggcgtgcga
    86161 tatccgagat cggttgcgcg tccggctgcg gagcgatcgg gctgaccgga agcggcgtgc
    86221 taacgtatgg ttttcgttcg aaataaggca tacccaactg tgcacctgtg gcgcggatca
    86281 gtaaatggga aatttaccgg atccgcgcga caaacacacc gtgtttctat ttacctttcc
    86341 agaccgggtc acgtttttca gcaaatgcac gcgcgccttc aagctggtcc tcactggaat
    86401 agaggacatc cacgctgcgc aattgccgtt tggtgatgcg gttcatggcg tcctgaaact
    86461 tggcgtcttc agcatcgcgc acgatttcct tgatggccgc atagaccagc ggcggccctg
    86521 acgccagcag gcgggcgagt tcccacgtgc ggtccatcag ctgatcagcg gcaataatct
    86581 cattcaccag accccagcgg ttggcttctt cggcatcaaa ccagcggcct gtcagcagca
    86641 gctccatcgc gatgtgatag gggatgcgct tgggcaacct gacgctggcg gcatccgcaa
    86701 cagtgcccga gcggatttcc ggcaaggcaa aagtggcgtg atcagcggca agaatcatgt
    86761 ccgcggacaa ggccagctcc agcccgccac cgcaggcgat accgttgacg gcggcaatca
    86821 cgggcttgtt caggtcgcgc agctcttgca ggcctccgaa cccaccgacg ccgtaatctc
    86881 cgtccaccgc gtcgccgtcg gcggcagctt tcagatccca gccggggcaa aagaattttt
    86941 cgcccgcacc ggtcaggatg gccacgcgca ggtccgggtc gtcgcggaat tcagcaaaga
    87001 cctcgcccat tctgcggctg gtgatcagat caatcgcgtt tgccttgggg cggtccagcg
    87061 tgacctcgag gattgaacca tcgcggcggg ttttgatcgg gtccatatct caggcctttc
    87121 ttatcagggc gtccacggca acagccttat ccggcgtgca caggagcggg ttaatctcga
    87181 cctcgccaag cgtgtcggca ttttgcatga cataggtctg aacggcctcg accgcggcaa
    87241 caatcgcatc catatcagcc gccggttgac cgcgatagcc cgccagcagc ggggcgatct
    87301 tcaattgacc gagggcggag cggatgtctc cgggcgggct gggtaccagc aaggataccg
    87361 tgtcgcgcag cagttcggtc agcacgcccc ctgccccaag ggtcagaaca aacccatgcg
    87421 cagggtcacg caccacgcca atcagaagtt cggcaacggt tccggtgacc atctcttcga
    87481 tcaggatgtc ttcggtgccg atatcagccg cgacagccgc gacgtcgccg gcccggatgc
    87541 ccagccgaac ggcgctgtgt tcggatttat gtgcaagccc gacacccttg acggcaaaag
    87601 ggccttccat ctggtccgct gcggcacggg cagcttccgc gccccgcacc gtccggtttt
    87661 gcgggatgcg taggccgcat tccgccagcg ccgccttcga ggcgccttcg gtcaggattt
    87721 gggttggttc catcataccc ggctgcaaaa cgggcgttgc ggatggggcc ttgacctgcc
    87781 ctgcggcgcg ggtcgcagac agcgcctcgc gcaggcccat caagggtaca acacccccgg
    87841 ccatcagctg ttgtgcgatg tcttccggta aaagctccgg caaggtggcg acaatcgcga
    87901 accgggcgcc ggtttctgcc cgtacgttca acgctgcctg cgttgcgcag gcccaatcgg
    87961 tggagtcggt ggtcgggtag tcgacgatcg agaatgtcat gtcgatatcg tcgcccgtca
    88021 tgcccgacca agcccgcgtc atcgccagtt cgtcacgcca gatataggtg tgataatcca
    88081 gcgggttgtt cagcgcgacc atgggcccga gcgcgctgcg caggcgggtc agcttttcac
    88141 cgctcagccg tggaaattgc agcccagtgc caacggccat atcggcaatc aggctcgcct
    88201 cgccccccga acagctgatc gaggcgatgt tgccccccgg cagcggcccg tagcagtgca
    88261 acagtttgag tgtttcaagg aagtcaggca gcgccgaaag gcgtggaatg ccaagccggt
    88321 caagcagcgc ctgcgccccg gcatcgctgc ccgccagtga cgcggtatgg gaaacggttg
    88381 ccgcctgcgc ctgttccgat gcgccgacct tgagggcaac cagcgggacg ccttttgcat
    88441 gggctttggc ggccagtgct tcccattcgc ggatgttctt gaagccttcg atatgcaggc
    88501 ccactgcggt cacgcgcggg tcatcgatca gggccgaggc gatctgcgcc tgactggtct
    88561 gagccatatt tccgcaggtc accatatagg caatcggcag cccgcgtttc tgcatggtca
    88621 ggttgatcga gatgttcgag ctttgcgtca ggatcgccac gcccttgtcg acgggcacaa
    88681 ccccgtgctg atccggccac agcaatgccc cgtccagcgc gttgatgaag ccatagcagt
    88741 tcgggcccag aatgggcatg tcaccggccg cgttgatcag ttgatcctgc aaatccccgc
    88801 cggtgtcgtc ctcggccacg gcttcggaaa agcccgaggc gaagcagaca gcgccacccg
    88861 cacccatgct ggacaggact tgaaccgctt caaccgtggc gtggcggttg atgccgatga
    88921 aaaccgcgtc aggtgcgtcg ggcaggtctt cgatatggcc ataaaccttg tggcccgaaa
    88981 tgtcagaagc cttgggatgg accggccaga tctgaccagc atatcccatg cgttcggatt
    89041 gcagaataac ctgttggcac catgcaccgc cgccaatgac agcgatggat ttcgggcgca
    89101 acagccgggt caggtctttg gtcatggtca ggcgcccagc ggacgcagaa gatcgcggct
    89161 gatgatgtgg cgctgaatct cgctcgtgcc gtcccagatc cgttcgaccc gggcgtcgcg
    89221 ccaaaaccgt tcgatcggga aatcatccat caggcccatg ccgccgaaga tttgcagcgt
    89281 cgtgtcggtg acccgcgcca atgcctcgga ggcatagagc ttggccgagg cgatctcgcg
    89341 gtttgcgggc aggttctgat ccagacgcca agcggcggca agggtcagcc agtcggcggc
    89401 gtcaatctcg gtgatcatgt cggcaatctg aaagcccaca ccctgaaact tgccgatggg
    89461 ctggccgaat tgcttgcgct cggcggcgta gttcagcgca taatcaaagc agcgccgagc
    89521 gcgcccgacc gagaaggccg caaccgtcag ccgggtcgcg tagagccatt cgttcatcac
    89581 ggcaaagccg ccatcgacct cgcccagaac ctgcgcatcg gacagtcggc aattatcgaa
    89641 atacaggata cagtttttat agcccctgtg gctgacggac ctgtagccgt cgcgcacttc
    89701 aaagcccggt gtgccgcgat ccactaggaa ggtggtgatg cgttttttgg ggcctttcgg
    89761 ggtctcatcc acgccggtgg caacgaatac aatgaagaaa tccgcgtgtt ccgcgcccga
    89821 gatgaaatgt ttcgaaccgt tgacgaccca gtcgccaccg tcgcgcactg cctgacattt
    89881 catgccgcgc acgtccgatc cggcatccgg ttcagtcatc gccagcgcgt ccatcttttc
    89941 cccgcgcact gcgggcagca gatagcgttc gcgctgttcg tcgttgcagg ccatgaggat
    90001 gttctgcggg cggccaaaga aatgcgtcag cgccatcgac ccacggccca gttcacgctc
    90061 gaccagtgta aaatccagat gcgacaggcc cgcgccgccc acttcttcgg ggaagttgca
    90121 agcatagaac cccagatcga tacatttctg cttgatctca ttgccaagct ccagcgggac
    90181 cgttccgctg cgttctaccg cgtcttcata cgggtagatt tctttttcta caaagctgcg
    90241 gaccgtcgag acgatcatgt cctgttcttc tgtcagacca aactgcatgg cgcggattcc
    90301 ctggatcggt ggttgaccaa ccaaacgcca tagctcatgg tcgcggcatg cagagataga
    90361 tcagtttcat gccaaattcg aaaatattat cgcagcagta caatgtcctg ctgttcaacg
    90421 ggttctcgaa ccattgcctt gcgaacatgg tcgaaccgtt gcgggcggcg aacaccctgt
    90481 cgcggcaggc gttatatgcg tggcgcttct gttcgcttga cggcaaccct gttcaaagct
    90541 caagcggcct tgtcgtcacc ccgaacgggg ccatcggcga tcaacagggg gattttcttg
    90601 ttgtcatgcc gtcatatgga tacctgaagc tggatacgcg gtcgaccatg cgtgccgtgc
    90661 tggcagcggc caagaaacac aagcatctgg ccgggctgga tacgggaagc tggctgcttg
    90721 ccagtgccgg attgctggat gaccacaggg cgaccattca ttgggacgag ttttcgcggt
    90781 tcgaggaaag gtttccggcg gtggaggccg tgcgggaaag gtttgtcatt gatggcaacc
    90841 gtctgacctg ttccggggcc atggccgcct ttgatctggc cttgaccctg atccgccggg
    90901 atcacggccc gctgctggcg atggaggtcg agcacctgtt catgagccgg aacgggcgtg
    90961 gccattatga cctgcctctg aaatccgagg acacgctggt caatcgggcg ctgactgtca
    91021 tgcaggcgca tcttgaagca ccgctgtctg tccggagtgt ggcccggaaa atcggatgtt
    91081 cgcaaaaacg gcttgaaacg cgtgttcagg cggaactgaa aacaactccg caagcgctgt
    91141 atcggcgtct gcgcctgaac cgcgcacgca atctggccga ggatacggaa caatccatcg
    91201 ccgagatcgc ggggcgctgt ggatacgaaa acgccagtgc catgacccgt gcgttcaagg
    91261 ccgagttcgg tcagacgccg accgcatttc ggaacggaaa cctgtcgagg ccgtgaaccg
    91321 ggattggcgg ggtgccggtt tcaggtgtcg aactcggaaa catcccttgc ttttgtcgta
    91381 gcgatttaag gcagcatccg tttgctggtc aaaatgtgac aagcgtttta gggaggcaat
    91441 tttcgcgaaa cgcggacagc tgatttacgt tagcgccgta gtccgcccgt caaagcgctg
    91501 gagaatatgc gtggacagtg cgcccacgca agtcaggttt ggtgcgggcg atcaggccgc
    91561 agcgatctgg cttgcctttt caaccagcac ttcggcctga cggatcgagg catagtcgat
    91621 cagacggcca tccagagaca cggcgccttt cccatccgcc tcggcctcgg ccatggcgac
    91681 cagaatacgc cgtgccttgg tgacttcggc atccgagggt gacatcacct cattggccag
    91741 cgcgatctgg ctggggtgga tggcccattt cccctcgcat cccaaaacag cggcgcgttt
    91801 ggccgcggcc ttgtaaccgt cgggatcctg aaaatcgcca aaaggcccat caatcggacg
    91861 cagcccgttg gcgcgcgccg caaccaccat gcgggcaagt gcatagtgcc acatgtcgcc
    91921 ccagtggtta aggcggcctc cgtcggcatc cgggtcggtc agaaccgaat agtccgggtt
    91981 cacgcccccg atgattgtgg ttcgcgcgcg cgtcgaagcg gcataatccg cgacaccaaa
    92041 atgaaggctt tcattgcgct ttgatgcggc cgcgatcgcg ctgacattct gcataccaag
    92101 cgcggtttcg atgatgtgtt cgaacccgat ccgtttcttg tatcccttgg cgtcttcgat
    92161 ctgggtcacc agcatgtcga ccgcatacac atctgcggct gtcccgactt ttgggatcat
    92221 gatcaggtcc agacgctggc ccgcctgttc gacgacatcc acgacatccc ggtacatgta
    92281 atgggtatcc agaccattga tccgcaccga catggtcttg ttgccccagt cgatttcgtt
    92341 cagcgcctga atgatgttcc tgcgcgcctg ttccttttca tcgggcgcga cggcgtcttc
    92401 cagatcgaga aagatgacat ccacgtccga tttcgcggcc ttctcaaaca ttccgggctg
    92461 gctgccgggc acggcaagct cgctgcggtt caggcgggcg ggggcttgtt caattgggtg
    92521 aaagctcatg gttgggacct ttcggcttac aggttcgggt agatggggaa gcggttgcag
    92581 agatctgcga cctgggcgcg gacgcgggct tcgacttcgg agttgccgtc ttcgccgttg
    92641 gctgccaggc cgtcgaccac ttcgatgatc cagtcggcga tctggcggaa ttcggtctcg
    92701 ccaaagccgc gggtggtgcc ggcggggctg cccaggcgga tgcccgacgt gatggtcggc
    92761 ttttccgggt caaacggcac gccgttcttg ttgcaggtga tatgcgcccg gcccagggcc
    92821 ttttcggtgg cgttgccctt gacgcccttg gggcgcaggt caaccagcac cacatgggtg
    92881 tcagtgccgt gggtcacggt gtcgagcccg cccttgatca gctgatcgct gagcgcctgc
    92941 gcattggtca cgacctgctg gatatagctt ttgaactcgg ggcgcagcgc ctcgccaaag
    93001 gccacggcct tggccgcgat cacatgcatc agcgggccgc cctgaatgcc ggggaagatc
    93061 gccgaattca ctttcttagc gatatcttca tcattggtca ggatcatgcc cccacgtggg
    93121 ccgcgcaggg tcttgtgtgt ggtggtggtc gccacatgcg cgtaggggaa cgggctggga
    93181 tgctcgcctg ccgcaaccag accggcgaaa tgcgccatgt ccacgtgcag ataggcgccg
    93241 accatgtcgg cgatctcgcg catgcgggca aagtcgatct gacgcgggat ggccgaaccg
    93301 cccgcgatga tcagcttggg gttatgctct ttcgccagcg cctcgacctg atcatagtcc
    93361 agcatgttgt cctgctggcg cacgccgtat tgcacggcgt tgaaccactt gcccgactgg
    93421 ttgggtcgcg cgccgtgggt caggtggcca ccggcatcca ggctcatgcc cagaatggtg
    93481 tcgccgggct ggatcagcgc ctggaacacg ccctggttgg cctggctgcc cgagttcggc
    93541 tgcacattgg caaagccaca gccaaacagc tgcttggcgc ggtcgatggc cagattctcg
    93601 gcgatatcaa caaactcgca gcccccgtaa tagcgccggc ccgggtagcc ttcggcatat
    93661 ttgttggtca tcaccgaacc ctgcgcctcc atcacggcgg cagagacgat gttctcggac
    93721 gcaatcagct cgatctcgtc gcgctgacga cccagctcag accggatcga gccaaaaagc
    93781 tcaggatcgc ggtccgacaa ggactgggtg aaaaatccgt ttgttcgatg cggggcgttc
    93841 acagttttga tctcctgaaa atggttagcc ggtccagcca agaccagcgg aaatggcgtt
    93901 catggattgc agcaggggca cgggaactga ccctgcctgc ggttcgttgc gggcgtgttg
    93961 cagcagttcg acctgaagag catgaatgcg ggccaattcg gcctgtttgc ggtcaaacct
    94021 ctcgcaaagg cggggaaagc gatggccgat gacctgacca cctgtcagaa accgggtcgc
    94081 tttgcaggca ctatcgtatt ccgccttgat tacctgcgat acacgttggc ggatctcgat
    94141 atcagagacc aattcgccat actgcgctgc gatttccata tccgcctgat agagcgattt
    94201 ttccatctca tcgacggcga ggcggaacag gcgggagtgt cgaaacatgt cgtgcaacac
    94261 gtcatcaccg cgcgcgccgc gaaacttgcg aaaactggcc atggcggtgc cgaacccgta
    94321 ccaaccagtg atcaggtggc ggttctgcga ccacgcaaag acccatggaa tggcccgcag
    94381 gtcgtccaga ctggccgcgc cgaaccgacg ggtcggacgg gaccccattt tcaggcgggc
    94441 aagttcttgg acagggctag cctgctggaa atagtccaga aaacccggca tctgcaaaag
    94501 cgagacataa gctgtctgtg acaactctga caaagcatcc aatgcgtcat cgaattcagg
    94561 ccgtgaaggc gcctcgtcag gggtcgccgt atggcgcatc gtgcttgaca gcaacaactc
    94621 cagatgcgcc gcagccgtgc cccggttggc atatttggcc gaaaccacct cgccctgttc
    94681 ggtcacgcgc aaccgcccgg caactgttcc gctgggttgc gcggcgatgg cgcgcccggt
    94741 cggtgcaccg ccccggctga ccgagccacc gcgaccatgg aaaaacgtgg ccttgaaacc
    94801 ttgcgaggcc agcgccgaga cgatccggcg ttgggcgcgc tccaactccc atgttgagca
    94861 gaaatagccc ccgtccttgc cgctgtccga atatcccagc atcacctcga ttactctacc
    94921 gtcggttttg aggctgcgac gggcaagcgg aacagccaaa acgtcgagca ggatcgatgg
    94981 ggcatttcgc aaatcggcaa ttgtctcgaa caatgggact accgaaagat caagagtttc
    95041 agacccaaac ccggcatagc gggccaatag gtagatgccg agaatatcgt cggccgaacg
    95101 ggtcatggac aggatgaagg gccctattgc tttggggtcc ggtcccgatc gcacaccata
    95161 gaccagagcc agaagggcaa gcaattcccg cgcctgatcg cttaacgcgt cgcggttttg
    95221 atagggcagg ttctgatcgg ccagttcggt tcgcaagcgg gcagaccatt cgaccgtgcc
    95281 gtaaaccggc acctgtccgt tatgcgacca gatttcggcc agaacgtcgg ttgtgacggt
    95341 cgaattctgg cgaatgtcca gcgttgtggt ccggaacccg aaaaccgaag cggcccggcg
    95401 caacggacgg atgtgctgcc gcgccagaat atccgcgttg accgcacata aagcggtatc
    95461 aagtgtgtcg agatcgccca cgaattgcga gatgtgatca tatccgctgt ttgtcagccg
    95521 atagcgaatg gcattgagtg cttgccggaa cggttcgttc cgattgcggc catcgaccgg
    95581 agcctggtcg actatcgctt gtacttgcgt cctgacaggt tcaggtaaag gcaatatcag
    95641 cgcgctgatg ctcaaccttt ttgcggcacg ctcaagagct tgacgataaa ggtccagaac
    95701 tgtttcgcgt ccgcgtttca gcgccaatgc ggttatctcg gtcgtgacat tcgggttgcc
    95761 atcccggtcg ccaccgatcc agctgtgaaa gcggatatca ggagtttcac tcggcgtacg
    95821 tcccagcact tgcaggcagg cctgatcgaa tcggcccata acctgcggga cagcatcaaa
    95881 gattgcatcg cggaagaact gaaaccccca ttcgatctcg tcgtgcaggc ttgggcgcga
    95941 caggcgaagt tcgcctgtca gccacaagag atcaatctct ccttccagac cattcagcaa
    96001 ttcggcgtgt tctgtcgggg tccagcgttg cgtttcaaga ctgacgaggt tgcggtagat
    96061 acgccggtga atttccagaa ccgtaacccg cttggcttcg gtcgggtgcg cggtcagagt
    96121 gggaccggta cacaggtcag cggtcagctt ttcaacctgg ctataggtca gggacaagtc
    96181 tgtcagggct tcggcaaaac cgccgtctac cgtttctgcg ccgttttggg tttcggtcag
    96241 tcgacggtcc cgaacctcgg cattttcatc gatgatgcac aacagttgga accagataga
    96301 aagggcctgc aaatacggcg ttgcctcggg tcccgtgggt atgggttgca gcggcgtggc
    96361 ctcggcccat gccgccacgt gtggtgcccg tttcagcaat atgttccgcc acaacgcccg
    96421 caattccgag cgcaaccctt cggcatagcc cgaggggttg ggggtgggct gcatattcgg
    96481 ggccagcgct tgcatcagat cacgcggtcc cggggttcgc ggccttcaaa gaaatcattc
    96541 aggttatcga gaacccgaaa ccccatcgcc tcgcgcgctt cgcgggtggc gctgcccaga
    96601 tgcgggagca tcacgaggtt gtcgcattgc agcaggtccg ggctgatacg gggttcacca
    96661 tcgaacacgt ccagcgcggc cccgccgatc atctcgaaca tcagcgcctg tatcagcgcc
    96721 cattcgtcga tcacctcacc gcgcgcggtg ttgatcagaa aggcgtcggg cttcatcagg
    96781 cccagtctgc gcgcgttgat cagatgccgg ttttcagccc cgccggggca atgcagcgag
    96841 acgaagtcgc attgcggcag caagtcgtca atcgaggcca cctgcgttgc attgcacctg
    96901 gccagcacat ccggcgctat ctgactgcgg ttgtagacga ggatgtccat accaaagcca
    96961 tgatgcgcac ggcgggccat ctcttgcccg atgcggccat agccgataat gcccagcgtt
    97021 ttgccgctga ccttggttcc aaccagatgc gtgggccgcc atccggtcca ggtgccggac
    97081 cgcagctcgc gctcaccttc gcccgcgcgc cgcgccacca tcagcagcag ggtcatggcg
    97141 atatcggcgg tgcattcgga cagaacatcg ggcgtgttgg tcacggtcat gcccagctca
    97201 cgcgccgaag gttcgcagat gtggctgtat ccgacaccgt aattggccag tattttggtc
    97261 tgcgcaccag ggacgtccat tgcctcggcg ctcagtatgt ccgttacagt tggcagcacc
    97321 gcgtcataag ttttcaaggc ttgccggatt tcggccgggg acatgggttt gtccccggtg
    97381 ttcagaacag cgttgtaatt ctcggccagc tgcgcctcga cggcggcagg ccagcgacgg
    97441 gtcacaagaa ccgagggttt gaccatcacg cggcctccat cacacgggca attgtttcac
    97501 cgatcacagc ggggttttcg gcaacggtca ccccggcggc ggacaggatc tcgaccttct
    97561 cgctggcgct ttcgccaaag gccgagatga tcgcacccgc gtggcccatc gtgcggcctt
    97621 tcggggcggt cagacccgcg acataggcaa tcaccggttt ggtgatgtgg tcgcggatgt
    97681 attccgctgc ttcagcttcc tgcgggccac cgatctcgcc gatcatggcg atgacatggg
    97741 tgtcctcgtc cttttcgaag cgcttaagga tgtccttaaa ggatgacccg ttgatcgggt
    97801 cgccaccaat cccgacactg gtcgagacac cgatgccgcg ttctttcagt tgcgccgcag
    97861 cctcatagcc cagcgtgccc gagcggccga taatgccgac atggccgggc agatagatgt
    97921 gacccggcat gatgcccagc aacgcctttc cgggcgagat cgtaccggca cagttcggcc
    97981 cggtcagcac catgcgtttc tctttcggat agcggtacat gtaccgcttc acccggatca
    98041 tgtcctgcgc cggaatcccg tcggtgatac agacgcagta gcggataccg gcatctgcgg
    98101 cttccatgat tgaatcagcc gcaaatggcg ggggtacgaa aacaaggctg gcatccgcgc
    98161 cggtcgcctc gacagcctgt ttgacggtgt caaagaccgg aacaccctcg acggtttccc
    98221 cacccttgcc gggtacgaca ccgcccacga cattggtgcc atagttcaac atgtccttgg
    98281 tatgaaaccg agccatgcgg ccggtaatgc cctgcacgat gacgcgcgag tcacggtcga
    98341 gaagaatgct catttcacag ccctcatctt ggtgccttga gtaaggtcgt ttttccatgc
    98401 gccaacagcg cgttctgccg cctccatcag cgttgaggcg cgaatgatcg gcaggccgga
    98461 tttggccaga atcttctggc cctcttcgac atttgtccca gccagccgca caacgacggg
    98521 caggtcgagg tcaagttccc gcagggcctg aacgacaccc tcggccaccc agtcgcagcg
    98581 gttgataccg gcgaagatgt tgaccagaat ggcctgaaca ttgtcgtccg acaggaccag
    98641 acgaaatgcc ttggccacac gttctggcga agccccgccc ccgatgtcga ggaagtttgc
    98701 aggctcgcca ccggccagct tgatcgtgtc catcgtggcc atcgccagac cggcaccgtt
    98761 gacgatgcag ccgatatttc cgtccagccc gacataggac aatccgcggt cggccgcgcg
    98821 gctttcgcgc gggtcttcct ggcttttgtc acgcagttca gagatttgcg gatggcggaa
    98881 cagggcgttg tcgtcaaagc tcatcttggc gtcaagcgcc agcacccggt cgtcacccgt
    98941 gatgaccaac gggttgatct cgaccattgt cgcgtccagc tcgctaaagg cggcgtagca
    99001 gccttgcaat gtacgcacca tttgctggat cagcctgggt tcaagcccca gattgaatgc
    99061 gatctcgcgc gcttgaaact cctgaagccc aaccgccggc tccacgatgg agcggacgat
    99121 gctttccggg cggtcagccg agatatcctc gatctccatc ccgccctcgg acgaggccac
    99181 gatcatcacc ctttggctgg accggtcgag gacaaaaccc agatagatct cgcgatcaat
    99241 cggcacggcg gcttcgacat agacgcgata gatgcctttg ccttcggggc cggtctggtg
    99301 cgtgaccagc ttgcggccaa acagatcatc gcaggcctga tagatttcgt tttcggtgtt
    99361 gcacagcttg acccctccgg ccttgccgcg accgcctgca tggacctgcg ccttgacgat
    99421 ccatttgtca ccgcccagct cacgcgcccg ataggccgct tgttccggac tgtaggccag
    99481 tgcgccggat ggtatggcga caccgaaatt cgaaagaatt tcctttgcct ggtattcgtg
    99541 aatatccatc tgatccgctc ctgtttatgc agcgattgag gtgccgtaac ggctttccag
    99601 caggtcttcg attgcgtctt ggtcgaccgt tccgcccagc tctcggatgg cttcggcgaa
    99661 caggcgcaca atccggctga cggcgtcgcg gttcaattgg ttgaggatgc cgatgcgcac
    99721 ctgcacgggt tcgctgagcg tcggccagat gccaaaccca cgcgcgcggc agttctggac
    99781 cagttccatc tcgcggccag ccagttccgg gggcaggttc agcacgatca ggctgggcat
    99841 gtcggaggtg acctcgcagc ccatttcggt gacggcgtcc cgcagaacct tctcgtgcgt
    99901 cttgtacgac gcggaccgct tggccagacc ttcctgaagg gtcaggcgca gggattcatg
    99961 gaaggccgca acggcgtagc ccgaatgggt gcggtgatag gtgccctttt caacatcctg
   100021 cccatcgaca atgccccaat ggcgggcctc aaagatggga ttgtgcacat aggtataggc
   100081 gccggtggtt ctgagtgacg cgatataggc gtcggtaaag ctgactgggg cataggtcag
   100141 cggcaggcaa cacagacctt tctgcgggca ggacgcccat ccggcgatac ctggaaaatc
   100201 gtctatcgag aagtcatcga cgcccagaga cgacaccgca tcgatcagac ccatcgcgcc
   100261 atgacgttcg cacgcgtcgg aaaatccgcg caggtcattg atgcgacccg atccggtttc
   100321 ccaatgcgcc atgaaagccc atttcggttt gtgctgcgca agtgtcgcct cgaccagatc
   100381 accggtgacc ggctggccgt gcggaacctc gatcacggtg acgctggcag cctgaggcgc
   100441 catcgggttg gcggcatgtt cttcaggcgt cgccgccttg atccgcaggg tcagcgcgtc
   100501 gatccccgag aatgtgccgt tggcaaaagc aacgactttg tcgcctggca tgacagctga
   100561 aaacatggtg tccagggcgc tccaaccggt gccggcaaca gcaaaggtat aggcgttttg
   100621 ggtaccccag attttccgca gcatgtgctt gcattcgacc atccccctaa ggacgtcccc
   100681 ctgcatgtga tcggcaacgc ctgcattggc aaaggccttg aggacgcggg catccgtgtt
   100741 acccggcccc ggccccgcag cgagggtctg agggatttcg agcggaggga aaatctgaaa
   100801 agtcatggtc tggcatcctc ggctgttggc cgggcattgc ggcccgttgt gtcaagttac
   100861 cgagcaggaa acgcgagctt gccttatgac gcaacgtaac ttactactgc ttttggatgg
   100921 ctaatagggt ggggcaatac ctacccattt tggtaaaagt acgaaggtat acaaagaaat
   100981 gccctatcct tatgggtagg tttttccaaa atcggggcaa aatcatatgg ttgagacacc
   101041 gaacaaacct atcgacatca tgctggcgga cggcaacccg ctggttctgt cggccatgtc
   101101 cgaaatattc gagcgggacc cccgattctc gctgatggcc acgtcagcaa cggccgaagg
   101161 gtttctggga acggtgatgc gggttcccgt tcaggtcggt gtcgtcgact ggacacttcc
   101221 ggttttgggg gccgctaaac tgatcgaggt tctgcgcgat cagcccaacg ccccgcgctt
   101281 tgtcgtttat ggcgacactg gcggcgatgt cccgcgattg gcgatgcagg cgggtgcggc
   101341 tggatttgcc gcccgcacgg gcgaggttga gggtctgctg gaaacctgcg ccaaagtggc
   101401 agcgggtaag atggtattcc cgttcatcga tatccggaag atgcaacagg acccaatcca
   101461 gagcctgtcg cgtaaggaac gcgcaattct ggaggcgctg gcccagggaa tgtcgaaccg
   101521 ggatttgtca aaggaacttc agatttcgac caacacggtc aagttccacc tgtccaacat
   101581 ctatgaaaag ctgagtgtca aaaaccgcac gcaggccatt gcgtatttct attcctctca
   101641 gcagtcgcga aactagacca aaggcgatct gggttct
//
