# Supplementary material for: Decoding coral resistance to eutrophication through the association of hyper‑efficient denitrifiers as key microbial allies
Source: Nat Commun. 2026 May 19;17:3938. doi: 10.1038/s41467-026-72571-w (PMC13187470; doi:10.1038/s41467-026-72571-w)
Supplement: Supplementary file 21 — Source Data [file 41467_2026_72571_MOESM21_ESM.zip › Source Data/FigureS7/AB11_AB11_1_denitrification.gbk]

LOCUS       AB11_1                101677 bp    DNA              UNK 01-JAN-1980
DEFINITION  .
ACCESSION   AB11_1
VERSION     AB11_1
KEYWORDS    .
SOURCE      .
  ORGANISM  .
            .
FEATURES             Location/Qualifiers
     CDS             102..302
                     /locus_tag="AB11_00973"
                     /inference="ab initio prediction:Prodigal:002006"
                     /codon_start=1
                     /transl_table=11
                     /product="hypothetical protein"
                     /translation="MSGVTADRLLSVRDTAAILGCSVATVWRRAATGKIPEPVKLEGTT
                     RWSEAEIQGLIEEAKSQRVAA"
     gene            102..302
                     /locus_tag="AB11_00973"
     CDS             407..781
                     /locus_tag="AB11_00972"
                     /inference="ab initio prediction:Prodigal:002006"
                     /codon_start=1
                     /transl_table=11
                     /product="hypothetical protein"
                     /translation="MIIGNNQTTSIELPPANALRVYRWVDLPNLTAPALFKVTDPGQEP
                     REICASKHKRQVLEGLMRSPLYAASYCRLSDQVLPLRRDDGVNIECKMYRGDPDTGRQK
                     FGIYFLVSKVELIQANEVAA"
     gene            407..781
                     /locus_tag="AB11_00972"
     CDS             778..885
                     /locus_tag="AB11_00971"
                     /inference="ab initio prediction:Prodigal:002006"
                     /codon_start=1
                     /transl_table=11
                     /product="hypothetical protein"
                     /translation="MRTVDLQTRKIRRKHGLSEAAARLIASLHYGERRS"
     gene            778..885
                     /locus_tag="AB11_00971"
     CDS             882..1106
                     /locus_tag="AB11_00970"
                     /inference="ab initio prediction:Prodigal:002006"
                     /codon_start=1
                     /transl_table=11
                     /product="hypothetical protein"
                     /translation="MMVVVKCNEREEIRISRPPRDSKPHPGCDVVDFRVWSKTKTGFRP
                     SNRGVMFDAGLLHNVLRALVDITNRAQVD"
     gene            882..1106
                     /locus_tag="AB11_00970"
     CDS             1106..1537
                     /locus_tag="AB11_00969"
                     /inference="ab initio prediction:Prodigal:002006"
                     /codon_start=1
                     /transl_table=11
                     /product="hypothetical protein"
                     /translation="MGGAYKANKRGGPRHVQLMEWFQASQAWATLKPGPRALYIELKRR
                     FNGGNNGEIFLSHRAAAKALNVDRKTVAGYFDILLERGFIVVTRGHCLGPSGIGQSATY
                     RLTEEKTSEGSATKEFMRWKPAPKKKKPRVKNTHSLGEK"
     gene            1106..1537
                     /locus_tag="AB11_00969"
     CDS             1541..1795
                     /locus_tag="AB11_00968"
                     /inference="ab initio prediction:Prodigal:002006"
                     /codon_start=1
                     /transl_table=11
                     /product="hypothetical protein"
                     /translation="MGGVNSTHLDTQRRKDYPAFYPNGASAVGKNSPIYTSSHIPLNKV
                     EAFERVLLGLGLCGKSTRSNAIAAPELQRVVNIDQANEA"
     gene            1541..1795
                     /locus_tag="AB11_00968"
     CDS             1799..2242
                     /locus_tag="AB11_00967"
                     /inference="ab initio prediction:Prodigal:002006"
                     /codon_start=1
                     /transl_table=11
                     /product="hypothetical protein"
                     /translation="MTDESERKNVTNTYTDESGKFAQGNPGKPRGTRHRVTRAVEELLE
                     GQSEAITQKAVEMALEGDSTALRLCLERIAPSRKDAPVNFDLPPIKSAEDASEAAQAVL
                     QAVSQGEVTPLEGATVMGLVEQYRRVLETTELERRIAALEASK"
     gene            1799..2242
                     /locus_tag="AB11_00967"
     CDS             2239..2553
                     /locus_tag="AB11_00966"
                     /inference="ab initio prediction:Prodigal:002006"
                     /codon_start=1
                     /transl_table=11
                     /product="hypothetical protein"
                     /translation="MSIKNRVKKLEEKSDNKFEVAIVKGEFFDKRGEPISTDGEYPQNL
                     EERVQRAIVGLSDFEETVTLEREESETGAEFMRRFDQAGNLLGKGVGATVTLRWDVKWI
                     "
     gene            2239..2553
                     /locus_tag="AB11_00966"
     CDS             3734..5977
                     /locus_tag="AB11_00965"
                     /inference="ab initio prediction:Prodigal:002006"
                     /codon_start=1
                     /transl_table=11
                     /product="hypothetical protein"
                     /translation="MTSFSSCILASLKQGEMHPNFSKALLNKTKSKINRLDERNYWDYK
                     ENLDISSDEGAARLAKQILGFHNSQGGVLIFGVRDDYKISPIHFNRIPDSTVITDKISK
                     YFPGSTPFFRELIEIRDHKYLCCIFVPRSDSGPIPVARNGPLKKGLKPMFVEGQIFYRA
                     ENSTKTATDRQEIQRLFGDASFANIEAYPLLVDEPQFRLLSPDTDRFFGRRNLIDKLRA
                     ELKSRSYVVALDGQGGVGKSAVAIELLKELYEEKSYLFIVSLSAKSEVWVGHSVPTQAS
                     FSRFRSFLEIIAKSLEINIERSTDEVKRDIIDFMSGLPGILFIDNAEEINDPEIIKFIK
                     DELPDPVKALITTRLKKDVPASTIAVEPLEPADALKMLSYELSRYAVSEGISEDELNNL
                     LQQTGNVPLAIKWCASLVSKAGSAKGALRSMKGASTEKKEFLTFCFENMYEFLPDNARK
                     AAMLLPYLGENWTGNTLRLILDLGADEVKSAIYEICDSGLISERPSNSGASYVVQPLVE
                     DFLRQKLKRSPLFESSVREALVNAFEAEPDALVRDWSSKEKSVAVMNCARDKMSKRDFG
                     KALQLVQLARELHDSRAKLFHEGSLKYLLGKHSSGHVFMRQALMGEGESEWLTASDLDT
                     YIEAAKNVGNETDRYRAAKLAVSKSQLTSQLNANTVSTVVEQMISTRLYSDLLQFLSQV
                     ASSSNFNSVAERLMRQWNNSMLWNASPKTSKLIKEKLISLLGEDAIPGIERRS"
     gene            3734..5977
                     /locus_tag="AB11_00965"
     CDS             6283..6948
                     /locus_tag="AB11_00964"
                     /inference="ab initio prediction:Prodigal:002006"
                     /codon_start=1
                     /transl_table=11
                     /product="hypothetical protein"
                     /translation="MTWAELYALQNWIVNGVPIPVERDPNAKDLSMSWNVKPTQMLDMA
                     FIHDDRLISSTARWWLVPHWFKEDVKQWKPTTFNAKIETAHKLGSFRVAWKSSRCIIPA
                     SFYYEWTGPKGAKQPWVIKTDTNDPCMYFAGLYSRLSSGLNTCTILTRPALHQIEHIHA
                     RSPVILTNENLLPWMMGEINHDDAQELGTEWEGRMRFHKVAPIGRDDDGPDLIDVIEA"
     gene            6283..6948
                     /locus_tag="AB11_00964"
     CDS             6948..7289
                     /locus_tag="AB11_00963"
                     /inference="ab initio prediction:Prodigal:002006"
                     /codon_start=1
                     /transl_table=11
                     /product="hypothetical protein"
                     /translation="MATRSRSPKKSADEKYFPIRVRVQVPEEGFGNKLDKMHAWLNERA
                     GRGCWGWNADNVLSRGARDATSFYLLDEQLIAPFVEAFGLELAQGEADLCGEGSFKHTG
                     TVDLIVPAS"
     gene            6948..7289
                     /locus_tag="AB11_00963"
     CDS             complement(7469..8149)
                     /locus_tag="AB11_00962"
                     /inference="ab initio prediction:Prodigal:002006"
                     /codon_start=1
                     /transl_table=11
                     /product="hypothetical protein"
                     /translation="MIDPTHSCRRRHVLSCAESDLTPMPCEPSSVLEHPKGYKVSLNTH
                     DWQVGDVLLTGPEDEIVGRERITGYQALLNKNVSEHRWWHVGIYDGHQGIYEALPGVNV
                     VRSTVSEWAGDRDVIHRLRLKHTIIDQDRFDEAIDGLKDKEYDVSFAMKALLTQRVARQ
                     GLSLPPFKVGYRGEELICSVYVERVLRHTVEREVFGDVEIVTPLDYASNDQFESLPTFW
                     VRPT"
     gene            complement(7469..8149)
                     /locus_tag="AB11_00962"
     CDS             complement(8165..8452)
                     /locus_tag="AB11_00961"
                     /inference="ab initio prediction:Prodigal:002006"
                     /codon_start=1
                     /transl_table=11
                     /product="hypothetical protein"
                     /translation="MIAGQVIDMYDFGGALQLVLWNSVENKKRTIELINVIDKIEIGDI
                     IQVHGVGGYATVLASDENVDEIVAIIDRPVRAESVIVEMPMDASVQAQYL"
     gene            complement(8165..8452)
                     /locus_tag="AB11_00961"
     CDS             complement(8743..9156)
                     /locus_tag="AB11_00960"
                     /inference="ab initio prediction:Prodigal:002006"
                     /codon_start=1
                     /transl_table=11
                     /product="hypothetical protein"
                     /translation="MKRTVFLIALLTACASDGIVSSDIYVRDADTIVLFGKNGTPVRFE
                     GVDAPELETQAGQVSKAWMIDYLRGKTARCDLTGEMNGDRHIGTCFVEGKNLSATVIAA
                     GQALDCPKYSGGRYKHLETTEAKSRIKRASYCR"
     gene            complement(8743..9156)
                     /locus_tag="AB11_00960"
     CDS             complement(9339..10277)
                     /locus_tag="AB11_00959"
                     /inference="ab initio prediction:Prodigal:002006"
                     /codon_start=1
                     /transl_table=11
                     /product="hypothetical protein"
                     /translation="MKNQIIDHLKQVIGRDRKKYGKLLTYDGQQGFSEDALQGLKDLDA
                     RTPPPDAIVEAAHQPAYVYRERLSPKNAAGGGLVKGDDGAKRPHYWGHRERLRQRFLKG
                     GHEPMPEYELLELLLFNAIPRIDVKPLAKRLLAEFGDLNGVIAASKHRILKVDGANDWV
                     FYHLRVVEAFGHRMAQAQIMRRDVVSSWEDLVTYCRTAMAHREVEQFRVLYMDRKNVLI
                     ADEEQAKDTVDHVPVYPREVVKRALELNASSLILVHNHPSGDPTPSNSDIVMTERIKDA
                     CDKMGIVIHDHVIIGKNEEYSFSANGLLMRV"
     gene            complement(9339..10277)
                     /locus_tag="AB11_00959"
     CDS             10853..11098
                     /locus_tag="AB11_00958"
                     /inference="ab initio prediction:Prodigal:002006"
                     /codon_start=1
                     /transl_table=11
                     /product="hypothetical protein"
                     /translation="MSHLTHYDPPHVGLSFTHFPWQNAHRMAQRAQKLAQNYSKGWHCA
                     YCGNLMPECKRVDAEYCKEGCRKMAARKRRVSSPKP"
     gene            10853..11098
                     /locus_tag="AB11_00958"
     CDS             complement(11503..11670)
                     /locus_tag="AB11_00957"
                     /inference="ab initio prediction:Prodigal:002006"
                     /codon_start=1
                     /transl_table=11
                     /product="hypothetical protein"
                     /translation="MTTVLTPTEYCAALREIEYLWGSEPDTEEGKQLVEYLAAVELYEQ
                     LYSPKPVLQG"
     gene            complement(11503..11670)
                     /locus_tag="AB11_00957"
     CDS             complement(12034..12276)
                     /locus_tag="AB11_00956"
                     /inference="ab initio prediction:Prodigal:002006"
                     /codon_start=1
                     /transl_table=11
                     /product="hypothetical protein"
                     /translation="MNKVLLTCALGISLLVAACGAPTTPTQAQVQHDARCAAGILGGAA
                     LGGVVGNRFGGGTGKTLATAAGAGVGMYAGQSACN"
     gene            complement(12034..12276)
                     /locus_tag="AB11_00956"
     tRNA            complement(13087..13162)
                     /locus_tag="AB11_00955"
                     /product="tRNA-Lys"
                     /inference="COORDINATES:profile:Aragorn:001002"
                     /note="tRNA-Lys(ttt)"
     gene            complement(13087..13162)
                     /locus_tag="AB11_00955"
     CDS             13416..14216
                     /gene="dapF"
                     /locus_tag="AB11_00954"
                     /EC_number="5.1.1.7"
                     /inference="ab initio prediction:Prodigal:002006"
                     /inference="similar to AA sequence:UniProtKB:P0A6K1"
                     /codon_start=1
                     /transl_table=11
                     /product="Diaminopimelate epimerase"
                     /db_xref="COG:COG0253"
                     /translation="MKMHGLGNDFVVVDARAHTIPITPKMARGIGHRQFGVGFDQLAVI
                     ESGIADAHLVFYNADGSTSAACGNATRCIARFLLDETGRSDLTLTTERGILQARDAGNG
                     LTSVNMGQPQLLWNEIPLTEEMDTLELPIEGGPTATGMGNPHCTFFVDDAEAIPLEDFG
                     ARYEHHPLYPERTNVQVAQIAGPDKIRMRVWERGVGITLASGSSSCATAVAAARRGLTG
                     RQVQVDLDGGTIWIDWRDDGVWMTGPTVHVFSGTLTPEFLRSLE"
     gene            13416..14216
                     /locus_tag="AB11_00954"
                     /gene="dapF"
     CDS             14213..15496
                     /gene="mtaB"
                     /locus_tag="AB11_00953"
                     /EC_number="2.8.4.5"
                     /inference="ab initio prediction:Prodigal:002006"
                     /inference="similar to AA sequence:UniProtKB:P54462"
                     /codon_start=1
                     /transl_table=11
                     /product="Threonylcarbamoyladenosine tRNA
                     methylthiotransferase MtaB"
                     /db_xref="COG:COG0621"
                     /translation="MNPPKFSTLGCRLNAYETEAMKELSQQAGLSDAVIVNTCAVTAEA
                     VRKARQEIRKLRRENPDARLIVTGCAAQTEPETFARMDEVDAVIGNTEKMRPETWKGMA
                     ADFIGQTEAVQVDDIMSVTETAGHLIDGFGTRSRAYVQVQNGCDHRCTFCIIPYGRGNS
                     RSVPAGVVVDQIKRLVDRGYNEVVLTGVDLTSWGADLPAQPKLGDLVMRILKLVPDLQR
                     LRISSIDSIEVDENLMQAIATEPRLMPHLHLSLQHGDDLILKRMKRRHLRDDAIRFTEE
                     ARKLRPDMTFGADIIAGFPTESEDHFENSLKLVNDCDLTWLHVFPYSKREGTPAARIPQ
                     QVNGNVIKERAARLRAAGDAKVAKHVSEQVGRYHNILMENPNMGRTEQFTEVTFSQPQI
                     EGQIVRGVITGTSGMQLQAQPCAQVSQR"
     gene            14213..15496
                     /locus_tag="AB11_00953"
                     /gene="mtaB"
     CDS             complement(15487..15948)
                     /locus_tag="AB11_00952"
                     /inference="ab initio prediction:Prodigal:002006"
                     /codon_start=1
                     /transl_table=11
                     /product="hypothetical protein"
                     /translation="MADKIEATRKQVVIQHWDGSKKYMMAPNEYVGVVVGKEATDGEYV
                     ISDGVMAPGGAVPDHYHKWEDQTFHILQGTVDAKIGDTWVSAGAGDTIHCPRGVSHYMK
                     NNSDQTVRMISYIFPGDRAEAFMAETSRQNEGGEQDFELIEREFGVVYL"
     gene            complement(15487..15948)
                     /locus_tag="AB11_00952"
     CDS             complement(16078..16866)
                     /gene="petC"
                     /locus_tag="AB11_00951"
                     /inference="ab initio prediction:Prodigal:002006"
                     /inference="similar to AA sequence:UniProtKB:P13627"
                     /codon_start=1
                     /transl_table=11
                     /product="Cytochrome c1"
                     /db_xref="COG:COG2857"
                     /translation="MFKKLAIGAAFALALAPASTFAAGGGEQHIEDFDFSFEGPFGTWD
                     QNQLQRGLQIYTEVCAACHGLQYIPLRTLEDLGYSEEQVITYAADNFEVFDPELDDFRP
                     AIPTDHFPANTGVGAPDLSLMAKARAGFHGPYGLGINQLVKGMGGAEYIASLLDGYTGE
                     EKEEAGTVLYENKAFPGGWISMAPPLAEDQVEFADGHPATVEAMSEDVAAFLMWTAEPK
                     MMDRKNAGFVGVLFLTVLSVLLYLVNKRLWAPHKGKIRKD"
     gene            complement(16078..16866)
                     /locus_tag="AB11_00951"
                     /gene="petC"
     CDS             complement(16884..18215)
                     /gene="petB"
                     /locus_tag="AB11_00950"
                     /inference="ab initio prediction:Prodigal:002006"
                     /inference="similar to AA sequence:UniProtKB:Q02761"
                     /codon_start=1
                     /transl_table=11
                     /product="Cytochrome b"
                     /db_xref="COG:COG1290"
                     /translation="MSGIPHDHYEPKTSGEKWLNSRLPIVGLLYDTLMIPTPKNLNWMW
                     IWGIVLTFCLALQIVTGIVLVMHYTPHVDLAFASIEHIMRNVNGGYMLRYLHMNGASLF
                     FVAVYIHIFRGLFYGSYKAPREITWIIGMLIYLMMMGTAFMGYVLPWGQMSFWGATVIT
                     GLFGAIPFVGDAIQTWLLGGPAVDNATLNRFFSLHYLLPFVIAALVIVHIWAFHTTGNN
                     NPTGVEVRRGSKAEAEKDTLPFWPYFVIKDLFALAVILVVFWAIVGYMPNYLGHPDNYI
                     EANPLVTPAHIVPEWYFLPFYAILRAFTGEVWVVQFASFITGGIIDAKFFGVLAMFGAI
                     LAMALAPWLDTSTVRSGKYRPMFKWWFYLLVIDFFALMWLGAMPAEEPYATFSLIASAY
                     WFAYFFVILPILGVIEKPLAQPETIEEDFNAHYGKADADATPAE"
     gene            complement(16884..18215)
                     /locus_tag="AB11_00950"
                     /gene="petB"
     CDS             complement(18230..18814)
                     /gene="petA_1"
                     /locus_tag="AB11_00949"
                     /EC_number="7.1.1.8"
                     /inference="ab initio prediction:Prodigal:002006"
                     /inference="similar to AA sequence:UniProtKB:P0CY48"
                     /codon_start=1
                     /transl_table=11
                     /product="Ubiquinol-cytochrome c reductase iron-sulfur
                     subunit"
                     /db_xref="COG:COG0723"
                     /translation="MSHAEDHEGTRRDFLYYVAGGAGVVATGAAVWPLVNQMNPSADVQ
                     ALSSIRVDVSGVETGTQLTVKWLGKPVFIRHRTGAEIQEAKEQDAEGVDALPDPLARNF
                     NIAADAPATDANRVMPSPEGEAPGAWIVQMGVCTHLGCVPLGDAGDFGGWFCPCHGSHY
                     DLAGRIRKGPAPENLPVPPAEWVDNSTIKLG"
     gene            complement(18230..18814)
                     /locus_tag="AB11_00949"
                     /gene="petA_1"
     CDS             19302..19748
                     /locus_tag="AB11_00948"
                     /inference="ab initio prediction:Prodigal:002006"
                     /inference="similar to AA sequence:UniProtKB:P07625"
                     /codon_start=1
                     /transl_table=11
                     /product="Cytochrome c-551"
                     /db_xref="COG:COG3474"
                     /translation="MPKIAATAVLFTILSTAQAIAAGDPAKGKQLYNRCSSCHAIIKDG
                     DVLVKGGITGPNLYGVVGRVAGTESDYLYGSERLPIGMFTDDMIRAGQEGLVWTEENIA
                     AYSQDPINFIKEYLNDETARPNMSVKLKKGADHIAAYLATFTTQ"
     gene            19302..19748
                     /locus_tag="AB11_00948"
     CDS             complement(19761..20381)
                     /gene="paiB"
                     /locus_tag="AB11_00947"
                     /inference="ab initio prediction:Prodigal:002006"
                     /inference="similar to AA sequence:UniProtKB:P21341"
                     /codon_start=1
                     /transl_table=11
                     /product="Protease synthase and sporulation protein PAI 2"
                     /db_xref="COG:COG2808"
                     /translation="MHPNPAFRNEARARHIDFVRDRAFGVLAVSTPEAPLLSHVPFLLS
                     EDVEWADLHLVRSNPIVRALKQPQSARIAVSGPDGYISPDWYGVDDQVPTWNYVAVHLT
                     GVLEMRPVEELRGLLDRQAADFENRLLPKPPWLASKMTPDALDRMMRMIVPCRLTVSDI
                     DGTWKLNQNKPDVARQRAADHVQSAGIGAEVGSLASLMREAKI"
     gene            complement(19761..20381)
                     /locus_tag="AB11_00947"
                     /gene="paiB"
     CDS             20656..21096
                     /gene="ribH2"
                     /locus_tag="AB11_00946"
                     /EC_number="2.5.1.78"
                     /inference="ab initio prediction:Prodigal:002006"
                     /inference="similar to AA sequence:UniProtKB:Q2YKV1"
                     /codon_start=1
                     /transl_table=11
                     /product="6,7-dimethyl-8-ribityllumazine synthase 2"
                     /translation="MTHTRYAFVKANWHSDIVDRALDGFLQLIPAEQVDIFDVPGAFEM
                     PLIARDLAQTGQYAAIACAAFVVDGGIYRHDFVAQAVVDGLMRAAMDTGVPVLSVSLTP
                     HQYQETDHHNAIYREHFVQKGREAAQAAQKVTKTRANIAAAA"
     gene            20656..21096
                     /locus_tag="AB11_00946"
                     /gene="ribH2"
     CDS             21187..22287
                     /gene="aroC"
                     /locus_tag="AB11_00945"
                     /EC_number="4.2.3.5"
                     /inference="ab initio prediction:Prodigal:002006"
                     /inference="similar to AA sequence:UniProtKB:P12008"
                     /codon_start=1
                     /transl_table=11
                     /product="Chorismate synthase"
                     /db_xref="COG:COG0082"
                     /translation="MSMNSFGHLFRVTTWGESHGPALGATVDGCPPGVQINETMIQHWL
                     DKRKPGQNKFTTQRREPDQVKILSGVFEGQTTGTPVQLMIENTDQRSKDYGDIMDKFRP
                     GHADITYWQKYGIRDYRGGGRSSARETASRVAAGGLAREAIKQIAPNVQITGYMTQIGP
                     HKIDRGNFDWSQIEQNPFWTPDAKSAEDWAVYLDDLRKSGNSVGAVVEVVARGVPAGLG
                     APIYAKLDTDLAVAMMSINAVKGVEIGEGMAAAELTGEANADEIFMGQNGPQYSSNHAG
                     GILGGISTGQDVVVRFAVKPTSSILTTRKTITKSGEETEIITKGRHDPCVGIRAVPVGE
                     AMMACVILDHLLLHRGQIGENRGRIG"
     gene            21187..22287
                     /locus_tag="AB11_00945"
                     /gene="aroC"
     CDS             22271..22933
                     /gene="yedJ"
                     /locus_tag="AB11_00944"
                     /inference="ab initio prediction:Prodigal:002006"
                     /inference="similar to AA sequence:UniProtKB:P46144"
                     /codon_start=1
                     /transl_table=11
                     /product="putative protein YedJ"
                     /db_xref="COG:COG1418"
                     /translation="MDGLADHRAALRAVVTQRMLTDPAHDLAHLDRVWMNAQAIADQRT
                     NQRVLLAACYLHDLVNLPKDDPNRHLASQQSAAESEPILAELDFTASEICATQHAIAAH
                     SYSANIPPESPEACILQDADRLDALGAIGIARTFAVSAALGRALYDIADPFAEDRDLDD
                     QRFAIDHWKLKLLNLPAEMVTDRGRDLAHKRVTQMLGFLEIFSEEIGHPLPINWKSV"
     gene            22271..22933
                     /locus_tag="AB11_00944"
                     /gene="yedJ"
     CDS             22986..23921
                     /gene="cntI_2"
                     /locus_tag="AB11_00943"
                     /inference="ab initio prediction:Prodigal:002006"
                     /inference="similar to AA sequence:UniProtKB:Q9HUX6"
                     /codon_start=1
                     /transl_table=11
                     /product="Pseudopaline exporter CntI"
                     /translation="MAKSLTSHRPALAVALKLSALVLFTVMSALVKALSDDFPPGEMVF
                     FRSLFAIPVIIAWLSWRGELTHGFIIKKPMGHFWRGVLGTSAMGLTFTGLSLLPLPEVT
                     AIGYATPIFTLILAAIMLGERIRMIRIGAVALGLVGVLIMIWPRLGSGTAETAAMIGAL
                     CVLAATVARAFVQIHIRQLVQVDHPAAIVFYFSLTATLLSSLSVFWGWVVPSWEQAALL
                     VTMGLIGGVAQILVTSSYKFGQASMLAPYDYTTMLFAIIIGYIWFDELPTLVMLGGAAL
                     VIAGNVVVILRERQLGLDRTKARSVTDPKA"
     gene            22986..23921
                     /locus_tag="AB11_00943"
                     /gene="cntI_2"
     CDS             23980..24579
                     /gene="cobO"
                     /locus_tag="AB11_00942"
                     /EC_number="2.5.1.17"
                     /inference="ab initio prediction:Prodigal:002006"
                     /inference="similar to AA sequence:UniProtKB:P29930"
                     /codon_start=1
                     /transl_table=11
                     /product="Corrinoid adenosyltransferase"
                     /translation="MSDAQNHKEKMQEVQAKHRKKVSEAVDPGRGLVLINTGKGKGKSS
                     AAFGVVIRALGWGQKVAVVQFIKGKWKTGERRFFEERDLVTWHTMGEGFTWDTQDRERD
                     IAAATAAFGKACDLMKSGDYDLVVLDEINIALRYEYLSVETVIDGLKARSDKTSVFLTG
                     RDAPQALREYADLVTEMTEEKHPFQAGIKAQRGVDF"
     gene            23980..24579
                     /locus_tag="AB11_00942"
                     /gene="cobO"
     CDS             complement(25056..25421)
                     /locus_tag="AB11_00941"
                     /inference="ab initio prediction:Prodigal:002006"
                     /codon_start=1
                     /transl_table=11
                     /product="hypothetical protein"
                     /translation="MSLRFVTRSVHAYLDYPVAIALMVLPFVLGLGQSNPLALWLSVVT
                     GVAAFVLTVLTDHHLGIWRVLSYKFHLAVDLLVGITFLMAPSLLGFSGIDALFYWVNGA
                     AVVAVISLSAPEKGVVV"
     gene            complement(25056..25421)
                     /locus_tag="AB11_00941"
     CDS             complement(25533..26483)
                     /locus_tag="AB11_00940"
                     /inference="ab initio prediction:Prodigal:002006"
                     /inference="similar to AA sequence:ISfinder:IS4811"
                     /codon_start=1
                     /transl_table=11
                     /product="IS5 family transposase IS4811"
                     /db_xref="COG:COG3039"
                     /translation="MLDLLSDILTRLSLRGTFYFRTSFTPPFGIQVPSYENVARFHFVQ
                     RGELKVYLPATGETLRLRQGDLILIPHGASHALLCNEVKPYDALPLEQVLDQSGYTGDG
                     VLVYGGAEEERDTQLICGHFSFTGPAGRKGTGHMLIDRLPPYILIENYGEDAGTWIEAT
                     LRMIGSEVSGARIGGDLIALKLSEVLFAQAIRAYLEHQSPDDAALAGFADPRISRALTA
                     FHQSPAQEWSVASLAREAAMSRTAFAQLFAQKMGTTPIQYLTDWRMQIACHGLTENRWN
                     VADAAAEVGYASEAAFSRVFKKQVGVSPAAYRALH"
     gene            complement(25533..26483)
                     /locus_tag="AB11_00940"
     CDS             complement(26600..27466)
                     /gene="ilvE_2"
                     /locus_tag="AB11_00939"
                     /EC_number="2.6.1.42"
                     /inference="ab initio prediction:Prodigal:002006"
                     /inference="similar to AA sequence:UniProtKB:O86428"
                     /codon_start=1
                     /transl_table=11
                     /product="Branched-chain-amino-acid aminotransferase"
                     /db_xref="COG:COG0115"
                     /translation="MAGYDDRDGVIWMDGELVPWREANVHILSHAMHYASSVFEGERAY
                     NGKIFKSREHSERLIASAEALDMPMPYSVDEIEAAKEEALKASGLQDAYVRALVWRGSG
                     EDMGVASAKNPVRMAIAVWPWGAYYGDAKMQGAKLDIAEWKRPSPETIPVHAKAAGLYM
                     ICTISKHKAEAKGCSDALFMDYNGNVAEATGANVFFVKDGEVHTPLADCFLNGITRQTV
                     IQMLKDKGVTVHERRIRPEEMADFEQCWLTGTAAEVTPVGQIGDYTFEVGDLTREIAED
                     YEKLVRA"
     gene            complement(26600..27466)
                     /locus_tag="AB11_00939"
                     /gene="ilvE_2"
     CDS             27625..28137
                     /locus_tag="AB11_00938"
                     /inference="ab initio prediction:Prodigal:002006"
                     /codon_start=1
                     /transl_table=11
                     /product="hypothetical protein"
                     /translation="MSDIRPAPVFGGESLLFLTDEQLRQGIEAMFFAYRGFTADPDRIL
                     TELAYGRAHHRAIHFINRAPGTTVNNLLAILGVTKQSLNRVLRSLIEDGLVESRVGTVD
                     KRERHLFLTDKGKALEAKLSDAQRARMRAAYKDAGPEAVAGFRKVLEAMMDADMRRAYT
                     KLRDTTS"
     gene            27625..28137
                     /locus_tag="AB11_00938"
     CDS             28134..28835
                     /gene="ompR_1"
                     /locus_tag="AB11_00937"
                     /inference="ab initio prediction:Prodigal:002006"
                     /inference="similar to AA sequence:UniProtKB:P0AA16"
                     /codon_start=1
                     /transl_table=11
                     /product="Transcriptional regulatory protein OmpR"
                     /translation="MSEMDAHLLIVDDDERIRDLLKQFLMRSGFLVTSARDAAHARRVL
                     SGLDFDMIVLDVMMPGEDGVSLTRALRETHSTPILLLTAKGETEHRIAGLEAGADDYLA
                     KPFEPKELLLRINAILRRMPETPAQDAVAKILHLGPIRYDIERGEMWQGEDPVRLTATE
                     SQLMKIFSAQPGEPISRAKLVEDLGRDKGQAQERAVDVQITRLRRKLEQDPKQPRYLQT
                     VRGAGYMLAPD"
     gene            28134..28835
                     /locus_tag="AB11_00937"
                     /gene="ompR_1"
     CDS             28903..29829
                     /gene="hdaH"
                     /locus_tag="AB11_00936"
                     /EC_number="3.5.1.-"
                     /inference="ab initio prediction:Prodigal:002006"
                     /inference="similar to AA sequence:UniProtKB:Q70I53"
                     /codon_start=1
                     /transl_table=11
                     /product="Histone deacetylase-like amidohydrolase"
                     /translation="MKTALLTHADCLNHVTPEGHPERVARLEHILHALEDLDLQRVTAP
                     LAADDDLLRVHPQNHISDILDQRPSDGFKQIDGDTFMSPGSVDAAYRAAGAVVRAVDLV
                     LGGEAPNAFCAIRPPGHHAETETAMGFCLFGNAALAAKHALDHHGLNRVAVLDFDVHHG
                     NGTQDLLWDEKRALVITSQQMPLWPGSGRTDETGAYGTVLNIPLAPGTGGAEMRAAYEA
                     QAFPRLRAFKPELIIVSAGFDAHQDDPLANLNWSTGDFAWITAELCKIADEVCDGRIVS
                     TLEGGYDLNALAEATRAHVEELMKAAQ"
     gene            28903..29829
                     /locus_tag="AB11_00936"
                     /gene="hdaH"
     CDS             29826..30068
                     /gene="xseB"
                     /locus_tag="AB11_00935"
                     /EC_number="3.1.11.6"
                     /inference="ab initio prediction:Prodigal:002006"
                     /inference="protein motif:HAMAP:MF_00337"
                     /codon_start=1
                     /transl_table=11
                     /product="Exodeoxyribonuclease 7 small subunit"
                     /translation="MTDTPVEQMTFEQAMKELEAVVGQLERGDVALDQSIALYERGAAL
                     KKRCEDELKRAEEKVAAITLDADGQPTGTTPVEGQ"
     gene            29826..30068
                     /locus_tag="AB11_00935"
                     /gene="xseB"
     CDS             30069..30935
                     /locus_tag="AB11_00934"
                     /EC_number="2.5.1.10"
                     /inference="ab initio prediction:Prodigal:002006"
                     /inference="similar to AA sequence:UniProtKB:Q08291"
                     /codon_start=1
                     /transl_table=11
                     /product="Farnesyl diphosphate synthase"
                     /translation="MFREKLAQDAALIQDHFDLVLGTLDDLDVTQAMAYATAGGKRLRG
                     FLVLESARLLGVDAARAIWPATGIEALHAYSLVHDDLPCMDDDDLRRGRPTVHVKWDEG
                     TAVLAGDALQTLAFELCVRPEVGNAEMRAELALTLAKASGAQGMVLGQALDIAAETAAE
                     PLTLDEITQLQVGKTGALIEWSACAGARLAQADPAPLRQYAQALGLAFQIADDIMDVEG
                     DAEKAGKRLQKDAEAGKATFVSLLGLDAAKSGAAELVDQACAALDEYGPAAETLKQAAR
                     FVIARDS"
     gene            30069..30935
                     /locus_tag="AB11_00934"
     CDS             30950..32878
                     /gene="dxs_1"
                     /locus_tag="AB11_00933"
                     /EC_number="2.2.1.7"
                     /inference="ab initio prediction:Prodigal:002006"
                     /inference="similar to AA sequence:UniProtKB:Q9KGU7"
                     /codon_start=1
                     /transl_table=11
                     /product="1-deoxy-D-xylulose-5-phosphate synthase"
                     /db_xref="COG:COG1154"
                     /translation="MSDRPNTPLLDLVSRPADLKQFSDAQLHQVAHELRTETISAVSVT
                     GGHLGAGLGVVELTTALHAVFDTPRDKIIWDVGHQCYPHKILTERRDRIRTLRMKDGLS
                     GFTKRSESPYDPFGAAHSSTSISAALGFAVARDLGGVTPEGLGDAIAVIGDGSMSAGMA
                     FEAMNNAGHLKKRLIVILNDNEMSIAPPVGALSNYLSRIYAEEPFHDLKAAAKGAVSLL
                     PEPFREGAKRAKDMLKGMAMGGTLFEELGFSYLGPIDGHDLDQLLPVLRAVKAKATGPI
                     LIHVLTKKGKGYAPAEQARDKGHATAKFDVVTGEQKKAPSNAPSYTSVFGKTLVEEAAR
                     DDKIVAVTAAMPDGTGLNLFAERYPSRCFDVAIAEQHGVTFSAALAAGGMKPFCAMYST
                     FLQRGYDQVVHDVAIQRLPVRFAVDRAGLVGADGATHAGSFDIAYLANLPGMVVMAAAD
                     EAELMHMVATAVAYDDGPIAFRYPRGEGVGVDLPERGEVLEIGKGRMIQKGARVALLSF
                     GTRLAEVQKAAEALSARGIAPTIADARFAKPLDRDLILDLAANHEALITIEEGAVGGFG
                     SHVAQLLADEGVFDEGLKYRSMVLPDIFIDQANPADMYAVAGMNAEQIEAKVLSILGVT
                     TIGEKRA"
     gene            30950..32878
                     /locus_tag="AB11_00933"
                     /gene="dxs_1"
     CDS             33091..33600
                     /gene="napF"
                     /locus_tag="AB11_00932"
                     /inference="ab initio prediction:Prodigal:002006"
                     /inference="similar to AA sequence:UniProtKB:P0AAL0"
                     /codon_start=1
                     /transl_table=11
                     /product="Ferredoxin-type protein NapF"
                     /db_xref="COG:COG1145"
                     /translation="MNKLASRRAFLKGKVLRNDQNSIRPPGADAAEFLELCTQCDECRE
                     ACPEDIVKFDTQGFPVVQLDAGPCTFCGDCANACPTGALNPEHIADWPWRARVAATCLS
                     MNGVSCRVCQDVCDHRAIRFQLQTGGRAEPVLDTDTCTGCGACASACPAGSVSFERHTP
                     PTQEVA"
     gene            33091..33600
                     /locus_tag="AB11_00932"
                     /gene="napF"
     CDS             33600..33872
                     /gene="napD"
                     /locus_tag="AB11_00931"
                     /inference="ab initio prediction:Prodigal:002006"
                     /inference="protein motif:HAMAP:MF_02200"
                     /codon_start=1
                     /transl_table=11
                     /product="Chaperone NapD"
                     /translation="MNICGCLVHVTPETTQSAQATIAGTNGAEVHAASEDGRIVVVVED
                     TPEKLASETIMDLHQIPGVISLTLTYHHFEDLAETRPHLNASRQI"
     gene            33600..33872
                     /locus_tag="AB11_00931"
                     /gene="napD"
     CDS             33890..36382
                     /gene="napA_1"
                     /locus_tag="AB11_00930"
                     /EC_number="1.9.6.1"
                     /inference="ab initio prediction:Prodigal:002006"
                     /inference="similar to AA sequence:UniProtKB:P33937"
                     /codon_start=1
                     /transl_table=11
                     /product="Periplasmic nitrate reductase"
                     /db_xref="COG:COG0243"
                     /translation="MTISESRRTFLKSTAAAATASAAGLPLATGQASAQVGNPDIRWDK
                     AACRFCGTGCSVLVGTKDGRVVATQGDPDAPVNRGLNCIKGYFLSKIMYGKDRLTTPML
                     RKTNGEYDKNGEFEPVSWDEAFDVMAAKWKEALAKKGPTSVGMFGSGQWTVWEGYAAAK
                     MMKAGFRSNNIDPNARHCMASAVVGFMRTFGIDEPMGCYDDFEHADTFVLWGSNMAEMH
                     PILWSRLTDTRLTKPGSEVHVLSTYEHRSFELADNGMVFAPQTDLAILNYIANYIIQNG
                     AVNEDFVKNHVNITKTATDIGYGLRDNNPLQQEAENPNSGKLEPISFEEYAEAVSEYTL
                     EYTSELSGVPASQLERLAQQYADPNRKVMSLWTMGFNQHTRGSWVNSLMYNVHLLVGKI
                     SEPGNSPFSLTGQPSACGTAREVGTFAHRLPADMVVANDKHREICETAWKIPAGTIPPK
                     PGFHAVLQHRKLKDGDLNAYWVQCTNNMQAAPNINEEGYPGYRNPENFIAVSDPYPTVT
                     ALSADLILPTAMWVEKEGAYGNAERRTQFWRQQVKAPGEAKSDLWQLMEFSKRFTVEEV
                     WGEELLATMPEHRGKTMYDVLFANGTIDQFPLSETAEGFDNDESEHFGFYVQKGLFEEY
                     ANFGRGHAHDLAPFETYHQARGLRWPVVDGKETLYRFREGYDPYVPEGADVKFYGHKDG
                     KAKIIFAPYEPAPEVPDEEFNLWLCTGRVLEHWHSGSMTRRVPELHRAYPAAVVYMHPD
                     DARERGLRRGQEIVLSTRRGEVNSRVETRGRNKVPRGLVFMPWFDEGQLTNKLTLDATC
                     PLSKETDFKKCACKVERA"
     gene            33890..36382
                     /locus_tag="AB11_00930"
                     /gene="napA_1"
     CDS             36410..37228
                     /gene="napG"
                     /locus_tag="AB11_00929"
                     /inference="ab initio prediction:Prodigal:002006"
                     /inference="similar to AA sequence:UniProtKB:P0AAL3"
                     /codon_start=1
                     /transl_table=11
                     /product="Ferredoxin-type protein NapG"
                     /db_xref="COG:COG1145"
                     /translation="MSRVGTPLSPQRRRFLQDSARAAGGCVAAGSVLAWLARDARALPA
                     EALRPPGALPEKDFLSACIRCGLCVRDCPYDTLKLAELGVDAVATGTPYFTAREVPCEM
                     CDDIPCVAACPTGALDPGLDNIDDAKMGVAVLVDQENCLNFLGLRCDVCYRVCPVIDEA
                     ITLETEHNARSGSHAIFIPTVHADHCTGCGVCEKSCVLPEAAIKVLPARLARGSSADHY
                     RKGWEEKEAKGAPVVEGIIDLPDRLPGPGTDNLVAPGGFEPSFKLPEVTQ"
     gene            36410..37228
                     /locus_tag="AB11_00929"
                     /gene="napG"
     CDS             37225..38136
                     /gene="napH"
                     /locus_tag="AB11_00928"
                     /inference="ab initio prediction:Prodigal:002006"
                     /inference="similar to AA sequence:UniProtKB:P33934"
                     /codon_start=1
                     /transl_table=11
                     /product="Ferredoxin-type protein NapH"
                     /db_xref="COG:COG0348"
                     /translation="MTARTNMPLGQEAIASKGWLSAHKYLLLRRASQLFFLVLFLLGPW
                     FGIWIVQGTLAGSLTLGVLPLTDPFVFLQSLIAGHWPELTAAIGAAIVLVAYALIGGRV
                     YCSWVCPINPVTDGAHWLHRKLGLQKGWQPKRGTRLWIMATVLIVSGLTGAIAWELVNP
                     ITMLHRGLVFGMGFVWAMVAAIFLFDLFVSRHGWCGHVCPVGAFYGLIGTKAMLRVSAA
                     NRSACDDCMDCYAVCPENHVISPALKGKDTPLILSPDCTNCGRCIDICAEDVFKFTHRF
                     DALTVAPPKPTAAPQPRASRPF"
     gene            37225..38136
                     /locus_tag="AB11_00928"
                     /gene="napH"
     CDS             38149..38583
                     /gene="napB"
                     /locus_tag="AB11_00927"
                     /inference="ab initio prediction:Prodigal:002006"
                     /inference="similar to AA sequence:UniProtKB:P0ABL3"
                     /codon_start=1
                     /transl_table=11
                     /product="Periplasmic nitrate reductase, electron transfer
                     subunit"
                     /db_xref="COG:COG3043"
                     /translation="MKKPILVGLALIPPLLLGGLALAQSAGVNSLRGAEVDEPAVLDQV
                     HRTVEGRMQRNYRQQPPLIPHSIEQYQIDLRTNQCLSCHDWTKAGERNAPTLSMTHYLD
                     REGRELDQIAGTRYFCNQCHVPQADALPLVDNTFEPSSGN"
     gene            38149..38583
                     /locus_tag="AB11_00927"
                     /gene="napB"
     CDS             38610..39302
                     /gene="napC"
                     /locus_tag="AB11_00926"
                     /inference="ab initio prediction:Prodigal:002006"
                     /inference="similar to AA sequence:UniProtKB:P0ABL5"
                     /codon_start=1
                     /transl_table=11
                     /product="Cytochrome c-type protein NapC"
                     /db_xref="COG:COG3005"
                     /translation="MSDSQEKQGLIRRLWTWFWSPIAVLSVGFTLLAGFLAGILFWGGF
                     HWTLELTNTEEFCTSCHTMEVNLGEYRETIHYNNHSGVRAICSDCHVPDEWNHKIKAKI
                     MAVKDVYHELAGTISTPEKYEDHRLAMATAVWKKMKASDSRECRNCHNFDYMDFTIQET
                     RAANEHQRAIDNGMTCIDCHQGIAHSLPPNYLETYEKIAKEIDGEVLQEHAAASGDDIR
                     AFLNKSSD"
     gene            38610..39302
                     /locus_tag="AB11_00926"
                     /gene="napC"
     CDS             39315..39572
                     /locus_tag="AB11_00925"
                     /inference="ab initio prediction:Prodigal:002006"
                     /codon_start=1
                     /transl_table=11
                     /product="hypothetical protein"
                     /translation="MLEILGTIGGNVLGLPGILGLALGMMTRQYWLGALLGGLVGLIAP
                     LLFAGWQFSHVGAMALIIAIIVGVCAGTLGTAIRRKGATV"
     gene            39315..39572
                     /locus_tag="AB11_00925"
     CDS             complement(39600..40424)
                     /locus_tag="AB11_00924"
                     /inference="ab initio prediction:Prodigal:002006"
                     /codon_start=1
                     /transl_table=11
                     /product="hypothetical protein"
                     /translation="MTIVKFTQHKTMVHNCRLWHSVGQGWTNRARAPAGSNRGILLSHE
                     AQKAIARQSLLLRSLPEQHVETLLSHAIWRQYDRGETIFLQEETAQAIHVVLEGWVKLF
                     RMTPTGAEAVVSVFTRGDSFGEAVALRNVPYPVSAEAVSACDVMHIPSPILISLMKEDP
                     EIGISILAATFTHLHSLVAQLEQLKAQTGAQRVAEFLLNLCDTDAGECEVSLPYDKMLI
                     AGRLGMKPESLSRAFSRLKAVGVKINRNHAVISDIALLRDYAESDPAENWGR"
     gene            complement(39600..40424)
                     /locus_tag="AB11_00924"
     CDS             40487..41710
                     /gene="hemA_1"
                     /locus_tag="AB11_00923"
                     /EC_number="2.3.1.37"
                     /inference="ab initio prediction:Prodigal:002006"
                     /inference="similar to AA sequence:UniProtKB:P18079"
                     /codon_start=1
                     /transl_table=11
                     /product="5-aminolevulinate synthase"
                     /db_xref="COG:COG0156"
                     /translation="MDYERYFSQSLNDLREEGNYRVFIDLQRRCGSFPNARQTDGSVQR
                     NVRIWCSNDYLGMGQHPSVIGAMHDALDRCGAGAGGTRNISGTTHDHVLLEAELADLHG
                     KESALLFTSGYVSNWAALGTLAAKIPGLIVFSDALNHASMIEGIRHSRAQKVIWKHNDL
                     EDLEAKLAAADPDAPKMIAFESVYSMDGDIAPIKEICDLANKYGAMTYLDEVHAVGLYG
                     PRGGGIAERDGLMDRLTVIEGTLGKAFGVVGGYIAASAALCDFVRSFASGFIFTTALPP
                     SIAAGAAASIRHLKQSNAERDLQKARVAQVRARLDAEGIPHIPNPSHIIPVMVGDPVKC
                     KFISDTLLEEFGIYIQPINYPTVPKGTERLRITPSPVHTDEDIDHLVGALSALWQRCQI
                     ARMPMAAQ"
     gene            40487..41710
                     /locus_tag="AB11_00923"
                     /gene="hemA_1"
     CDS             complement(41770..42057)
                     /locus_tag="AB11_00922"
                     /inference="ab initio prediction:Prodigal:002006"
                     /codon_start=1
                     /transl_table=11
                     /product="hypothetical protein"
                     /translation="MPAASSFPKYARRRLPNALTRAWLTLLMLSVASALLTVLSIPPAV
                     LAGGILILALAKCRVILARYLDLANSPAWLRGFTMVTTGFAIIIFVLYLI"
     gene            complement(41770..42057)
                     /locus_tag="AB11_00922"
     CDS             complement(42063..42611)
                     /gene="ctaE_1"
                     /locus_tag="AB11_00921"
                     /EC_number="1.9.3.1"
                     /inference="ab initio prediction:Prodigal:002006"
                     /inference="similar to AA sequence:UniProtKB:Q9AEL8"
                     /codon_start=1
                     /transl_table=11
                     /product="Cytochrome c oxidase subunit 3"
                     /db_xref="COG:COG1845"
                     /translation="MSDTSLIDELPGELLMWVLIISELLVFSAGLIAFIGVRLTDPAGF
                     AEAQSHLYRTGAALNTAVLVTSGYLAAQALHWRQIARRLAARLALIAAAALGVVFLVIK
                     GVEYAGKAAQGITYETHPFFLFYYLLTGFHAAHVLAGVGILLLVAWRDDPRNIEAGAQF
                     WHMVDLVWVLLFPVIYLLG"
     gene            complement(42063..42611)
                     /locus_tag="AB11_00921"
                     /gene="ctaE_1"
     CDS             complement(42608..44530)
                     /locus_tag="AB11_00920"
                     /inference="ab initio prediction:Prodigal:002006"
                     /codon_start=1
                     /transl_table=11
                     /product="hypothetical protein"
                     /translation="MVRIDFEPWEPEETIGKLWHTLASRLDAPEVHDGAAVDLSEVAGR
                     LAVLFRGLGGSPGVELRPVSPEVSRHRLSWRRKLATEVELMPRASFDGEVLRLPDRLAV
                     FPAREANGALFVWLAAAAAHAGTRIDEDDPLRADLRALIAAQSMVEATLDDAPGLRPLY
                     YELCKGVLHHRDIPGLPPEEAAVEELIRYMLGDPAPLSARAEQLLTLDDDLTAPRGYQH
                     LRPVPLWPELRAVGFSEHNEVENPDTEGPPEESGEKTHRARRRKSDQANRSDSFILHKF
                     EAILSWAEFLNINRRIDDDDPDNAKKAADDQEEIGLGQISKAPPTKLKLHLDLAPEDVN
                     RERLSGRILYPEWDVRTGHYLPDHVNVLLSDADIREDSAEFGKDPATARRIRAVKRQFE
                     ALRPGRVMTRGHLDGDQLDIEAAVRAETDRHASGEGNERVWMQSRPEARDLAVSILLDV
                     SRSTESAVTGRAVIDIEREALAALAWGLNACGDDFAIHAFSSLKRQRVYVQRCKRFDEP
                     MGRLVEQRIASLRPGHYTRLGAAIRHCSADLASQSRKRRLLLVITDGKPNDLDHYEGRH
                     GIEDTRQAIREARRAGQSVFGVTIEKTGKSWFPRMFGQGGFAVIPDPHRLTMALPQIYR
                     QLVGA"
     gene            complement(42608..44530)
                     /locus_tag="AB11_00920"
     CDS             complement(44540..45349)
                     /gene="nirQ"
                     /locus_tag="AB11_00919"
                     /inference="ab initio prediction:Prodigal:002006"
                     /inference="similar to AA sequence:UniProtKB:Q02441"
                     /codon_start=1
                     /transl_table=11
                     /product="Denitrification regulatory protein NirQ"
                     /db_xref="COG:COG0714"
                     /translation="MDGSMKLNEGAANAPFYLAQGDECDVFTAAYNNDLPVLLKGPTGC
                     GKTRFVAHMAAKLGRPLYTVACHDDLAAADLIGRYLLKGGETVWVDGPLTRAVREGAIC
                     YLDEVVEARKDVTVVLHPLTDDRRILPIDRTGEELEAAPGFMLVASYNPGYQNILKTLK
                     PSTRQRFISLEFDFPSPEMEAEVVAQESGLALERCKPLIRLANKLRGLKGQDLEEGVST
                     RLVVYAATLIAQGMSTDRAILAAMIEPLTDDEDIKRGLLDLVTAVFG"
     gene            complement(44540..45349)
                     /locus_tag="AB11_00919"
                     /gene="nirQ"
     CDS             complement(45355..46722)
                     /gene="norB"
                     /locus_tag="AB11_00918"
                     /EC_number="1.7.2.5"
                     /inference="ab initio prediction:Prodigal:002006"
                     /inference="similar to AA sequence:UniProtKB:P98008"
                     /codon_start=1
                     /transl_table=11
                     /product="Nitric oxide reductase subunit B"
                     /translation="MKYESQKIAYAYFAVAMALFAIQVIGGLLAGFIYVFPNFLSELLP
                     FNIVRMLHTNSLIVWLILGFFGAAYFLIPEEAEREIHSPKLAYLQLIILVVGTLGVVVT
                     YVFNLFEGNWLLGKEGREFLEQPKWVKMGIVVAALIFLYNVSMTVLKGKKTAITNILLL
                     GLWGLALLFLFAFYNPGNLSLDKQYWWYVVHLWVEGVWELIMASILAYLMLKLTGVDRE
                     IVEKWLYVIVAAALFSGILGTGHHYYWIGTPGYWQWIGSIFSSLEVIPFFAMMAFAFVM
                     VWKGRRDHPNKAALLWSLGCATLAFFGAGVWGFLHTLHGVNYYTHGTQITAAHGHLAFY
                     GAYVCLNLAIFSYAMPILKNRDPYNQVLNMGSFWLMTSGMVFMTFVLTFGGTVQTHMQR
                     VVGDYFMDVQDQIAIFYWMRLGSGVVVVLGALLFIYSIWVPRKEVIEPGAAETPAE"
     gene            complement(45355..46722)
                     /locus_tag="AB11_00918"
                     /gene="norB"
     CDS             complement(46739..47188)
                     /gene="norC"
                     /locus_tag="AB11_00917"
                     /inference="ab initio prediction:Prodigal:002006"
                     /inference="similar to AA sequence:UniProtKB:Q52527"
                     /codon_start=1
                     /transl_table=11
                     /product="Nitric oxide reductase subunit C"
                     /db_xref="COG:COG2010"
                     /translation="MREVMTKSMARNIFYGGSLFFILIFLALSAHSHLYIVNSENSAKL
                     DESVVRGKHVWEKHACINCHTIMGEGAYYAPEVANVMTRWGVLDDPESAFEALKGWMEA
                     QPTGIPGRRQMPNFNLSDEEIRDLANFLIWTDNIDAQGWPPNEAG"
     gene            complement(46739..47188)
                     /locus_tag="AB11_00917"
                     /gene="norC"
     CDS             47491..48540
                     /locus_tag="AB11_00916"
                     /inference="ab initio prediction:Prodigal:002006"
                     /codon_start=1
                     /transl_table=11
                     /product="hypothetical protein"
                     /translation="MPINIYGAFRTDTTMTDNTATFATLGATFQISQYSQITIDDGADG
                     SVIEGDNIVNESPNDPTQTYLGEVFIWDYTIEVNDGVNTYQIGVMDWDENGDGEFDFPT
                     AEQGYFIGFIGDIPPLNTTLTVGSVVDNGANIDVDTVVSCFCAGTLIDTPTGPRAIETL
                     STGDKVVTLDHGPQVIRWIGSRTLDASELARKPRLRPIRIAAGSLGSGLPRRDLLVSPQ
                     HRMLIRSNIAIRMFDSEEVLVPAHKLVGIPGITVEEDAQNLVYHHMLFDRHEIVLAEGA
                     PSESLFTGQQALKAIHPEALAEIVALFPELASQDHQPVAARQIPSQGRKIHSLLRRHKK
                     NDRALIRPS"
     gene            47491..48540
                     /locus_tag="AB11_00916"
     CDS             complement(48566..49756)
                     /locus_tag="AB11_00915"
                     /inference="ab initio prediction:Prodigal:002006"
                     /codon_start=1
                     /transl_table=11
                     /product="hypothetical protein"
                     /translation="MPAMIARVLGEGFRVFFLSAGLFGLFAGGAWGVWLTTQTGLVDYE
                     NPTYAMSPPMWHAHEMIFGYATAALGGFLLTAVPNWTGTPEARVQFIVIAAGIWLAGRI
                     AMWFSGALPPGLVAVFDLAFVPILAAKIASQLIRRPKPQNMIFLLLLSYFWIANLLTHL
                     DWMGITGGTLDIGLRVGLLTLCSMIAILGGRITPAFTRNAMKRAGEPEAAWPVSVAALD
                     KASMGLALLLPLSVFLFGLGKIAGGMAVALGITQILRMSRWRARWAIRQPILVALHLGL
                     GMLALGLVLWGVAVLGIGSEIGALHVLGIGCVGGMTLAVMSRAALGHSGRALVAPPPMA
                     VAYGLMASSAILRWVGSVTDQGYLVMMLVSDGLWISAIVLYLITMWPALTGPRIAS"
     gene            complement(48566..49756)
                     /locus_tag="AB11_00915"
     CDS             50001..51677
                     /gene="nirS_2"
                     /locus_tag="AB11_00914"
                     /EC_number="1.7.2.1"
                     /inference="ab initio prediction:Prodigal:002006"
                     /inference="similar to AA sequence:UniProtKB:P24040"
                     /codon_start=1
                     /transl_table=11
                     /product="Nitrite reductase"
                     /translation="MSLGISYDKTGRAFGVGLAMLLGSVAAPAFAEEPTLSDEAFESSK
                     QLYFEQCAGCHGVLRKGATGKNLEPHWKKTAADGTVTEGGTLQLGQERLEKIIAWGTEG
                     GMNNFSDIMTEQEIKDMATYIMMEAPKPPEMSLEQMKETRKVYVEEADYPTEPLHGRNW
                     ENFFVVIERDVGKVAVIDGDTKEVLTHIPTGYAVHVLKASEHHSITEPEHPGRFWYTMG
                     RDGKMTKIDLWQKPENMLVSEVKIAYDARDVAVSGDGKYVIGGGYWPPHFAIVDAQTME
                     PVKVVSTRGTNVDGEYVEEARVAAIYTTPNEPTWIVAVKELGQLWQVDYTDLDNLRIDK
                     INSAKFLHDGFFDPTGRYFQIAANASNKMVVVDTETHKLEAMIDTAALPHPGPGANWVD
                     PNCGPVAGTTHLGVGTVTVWGNDPEGHPDQAWKTCYEVETDGPGLFVRTHPNSDYIWAD
                     QTKHPEPEIQQSVQVISKETGEIVKTIQITEDEGSAAVHFEFNADGTEVWVSKWNLSDS
                     KEPNGQIVIFDAKTLEEIGRIEGLYAPTGKFNVYNRSNHVT"
     gene            50001..51677
                     /locus_tag="AB11_00914"
                     /gene="nirS_2"
     CDS             51802..53592
                     /locus_tag="AB11_00913"
                     /inference="ab initio prediction:Prodigal:002006"
                     /codon_start=1
                     /transl_table=11
                     /product="hypothetical protein"
                     /translation="MTSEPDKKKPIWRRYFLWGMPVAGIAAAFVGGIIFWGGFNTAMEA
                     TNTKDFCISCHEMRDFVYEEYTGTIHDVNRSGVGAVCSDCHVPKDWTHKIIRKIKASKE
                     LYGKMVGTINTREKFEAKRVHLAMNEWERMKSSDSRECRNCHDFESMMPEFQKPRARQQ
                     HLNAMTVGQTCIDCHKGIAHSDARDRADEEYLEKLEAPNPSFIREIPPEYLASLERIEA
                     KEAAEAEAEKAAKQAQHEAMQAQIAAAVDAAVAEERAKAGGEEAAAPSGGEGGSDVGSD
                     IDWNAVAATDLKLFYPGQASFEWVQNGKFHGGARPLTKGGDQCTTCHAKELDTIGNKIV
                     AGGELEPTPIPGKRGVIDATVQAAHDDQNLYVRLQWPDAGHNPAPFVDGGKMDPDNQIK
                     VAMMITGTGIELGEQVGCWASCHADNSYMPFDPGAEAIAANGDVSGRLNTQDTVTKYIS
                     ESRTEVEIKGRRGKALGGWDKLQAAEQIEQYLADGTYLDLMRVYADGSATNGYLLEQRV
                     VNDGEIAASASLDAGMWTVVFTRPLNSGAPGDVPLEVGQTYTVGFAIHDDFAAARFHHV
                     TLDTNLALDDDSAFINVVKQ"
     gene            51802..53592
                     /locus_tag="AB11_00913"
     CDS             53647..54048
                     /locus_tag="AB11_00912"
                     /inference="ab initio prediction:Prodigal:002006"
                     /codon_start=1
                     /transl_table=11
                     /product="hypothetical protein"
                     /translation="MKPQHLLPALLFLAAPAWADETAELCAEAEERYAELFGQPSSSVE
                     DAEVVLMYKYTFCPVELTVKAGTTVRWVNVDKRTSHSVLLKDGSEPESDRLFPEETVEL
                     TFLTPGPQEYLCGPHWETQNMIGMITVEP"
     gene            53647..54048
                     /locus_tag="AB11_00912"
     CDS             54239..55000
                     /gene="sumT_1"
                     /locus_tag="AB11_00911"
                     /EC_number="2.1.1.107"
                     /inference="ab initio prediction:Prodigal:002006"
                     /inference="similar to AA sequence:UniProtKB:O34744"
                     /codon_start=1
                     /transl_table=11
                     /product="Uroporphyrinogen-III C-methyltransferase"
                     /db_xref="COG:COG0007"
                     /translation="MSGKVFLIGAGPGDPELMTLRALRMLQEADVVVYDRLVSSDILNL
                     HAEGARLIPVGKAPKCHTVPQDRINEILVEEASAGHTVARLKGGDPMIFGRGSEEAAHL
                     MASGIPVEYAPGITAAQGASCSTGVPLTHRGLATSVQYVTGHRQADKVLDLDWKRLADP
                     DSTLVVYMGVANIGQIAMGLMTENLPGSTPVLAVGKATTPDEHRMVSRLDRLAADVRDT
                     DLKAPTLFIIGKVVSLYAERPVAEFLEQAHG"
     gene            54239..55000
                     /locus_tag="AB11_00911"
                     /gene="sumT_1"
     CDS             54993..55376
                     /locus_tag="AB11_00910"
                     /inference="ab initio prediction:Prodigal:002006"
                     /codon_start=1
                     /transl_table=11
                     /product="hypothetical protein"
                     /translation="MAKFGSRRSGGSRSLPDGAAKGPGWTARAVLTTAVLVATSAFAAD
                     TLDPNALKRLVHQDCGSCHGLSLKGGLGPDLRSETLEHYDADVLTGVILDGIPDTAMPP
                     WRPLISEEEAEWIARYLLAQEAQ"
     gene            54993..55376
                     /locus_tag="AB11_00910"
     CDS             55373..56518
                     /locus_tag="AB11_00909"
                     /inference="ab initio prediction:Prodigal:002006"
                     /codon_start=1
                     /transl_table=11
                     /product="hypothetical protein"
                     /translation="MKQLILTLAATLLMTTAQAEPIATGDLGLVIERAKGSVLLVDQSD
                     RAALARIEGLGDLSHASLVYSPDERFAYVFGRDGGLTKVDIVTRQIVNRVVQAGNAIGG
                     AISDDGKLVAVSNYEPGGVRVFDADTLEMVADIPTDSKTIGLVDVPGRRFVFTMWDTGE
                     TWIADFAKGDPAITKITDMGKNPYDALITANGRTYITGLFGEDGLTALDLWSDNPEPIR
                     VLPDYGRGQEEMPVYKMPHLEGWALTGREFVLPAVGHHEVLWIDSDTLTETGRTQTHGQ
                     PVFAMARPDGRQVWVNFAHPLNDTIQVIDSVSKEIIHEFKPGPAVLHMEFTPRGHEVWI
                     SVRDANKVMVYDTQTFEKLREIEADSPSGIFFTARAHKTGL"
     gene            55373..56518
                     /locus_tag="AB11_00909"
     CDS             56520..57509
                     /locus_tag="AB11_00908"
                     /inference="ab initio prediction:Prodigal:002006"
                     /codon_start=1
                     /transl_table=11
                     /product="hypothetical protein"
                     /translation="MQHITDPIDRRLLDDFQRDFPIVERPFLVLANALGLEEAEVLDRL
                     ARMRKTGRITRVGATIAPGAVSASTLAAVAAPEERLEEVAALIDAEPGVNHNYQREDDW
                     NLWFVATGPDRAHVNDTLARISQRSGLRVLDLRLVRPFNIDLGFRMSGETRNAPGPRKV
                     DRSAMREGDRPLLQALSSGLSLVSDPYAALARTLNRDTEDVMDRVAALHRAGIVSRLGV
                     IVRHRALGWSANAMVVWDMPAEQVSSAGPALAAHPGVTLCYERNPVEDIWPYRLYSMIH
                     ARSRPEAMEVLAGAAALPELFGAQRKVLFSTRCFKQTGALIQPKEAAA"
     gene            56520..57509
                     /locus_tag="AB11_00908"
     CDS             57506..57955
                     /locus_tag="AB11_00907"
                     /inference="ab initio prediction:Prodigal:002006"
                     /codon_start=1
                     /transl_table=11
                     /product="hypothetical protein"
                     /translation="MRLDDTDRAILNRMQDDLPLTSHPYAAIAEELGIAESDLLTRLAR
                     MKDARVITRFGPFFDAAAMGGAFCLCAMAVPSQDFENVLTKVNAHPEVAHNYERTHRLN
                     MWFVLATETPEGIAATAEAIERETGIAVLQFPKLQEFFIGFRVAA"
     gene            57506..57955
                     /locus_tag="AB11_00907"
     CDS             57952..58434
                     /locus_tag="AB11_00906"
                     /inference="ab initio prediction:Prodigal:002006"
                     /codon_start=1
                     /transl_table=11
                     /product="hypothetical protein"
                     /translation="MIDAKDREIIEALQGGLPLVPAPFAQVADGLGLDEKTLMSRLADM
                     KSRGVIRRIAAAPNHYKLGMTSNGMTVWDVDDDGVAELGAQIGALPFVTHCYERPRALP
                     DWPYNLFAMVHGSDAQEVEDKRSQITAILGDACRAKDILYSTRILKKTGLRLKKKG"
     gene            57952..58434
                     /locus_tag="AB11_00906"
     CDS             58438..59652
                     /gene="pqqE"
                     /locus_tag="AB11_00905"
                     /EC_number="1.21.98.4"
                     /inference="ab initio prediction:Prodigal:002006"
                     /inference="similar to AA sequence:UniProtKB:P71517"
                     /codon_start=1
                     /transl_table=11
                     /product="PqqA peptide cyclase"
                     /db_xref="COG:COG0535"
                     /translation="MFRLTEYMHQLVKPTPVRKRRPGPVKPVVIWNLTRRCNLKCRHCY
                     TVSADVAFPGELSHEQAMVTLEDLGQFRVPALILSGGEPLDRFDFFDIANRARDLVPML
                     ALSTNGTRIYDETADMIADVGFNYVGISLDGIGATNDWFRGVEGAFADALRGVRECKKR
                     GIKVGLRFCLTEGTQHHLPDLLQLCDDEGVDKFYLSHLVYAGRGDKNRGEDAEHLRTRK
                     GLDLLLERAWEAASGGRLLDIVTGNNDADAGYFLNWVRAHFDDDKAAHVREHLAAWGGN
                     SSGLGVANIDNLGRVHPDTYWSDYTVGNVKTKSFSELWTGDDPMLAMLRTRPRPLKGRC
                     GACQLKDVCGGNTRIRALQLTGDPWAEDPACYLSNEEIGVDGASERLQVTPFRGKSHDP
                     AHQFF"
     gene            58438..59652
                     /locus_tag="AB11_00905"
                     /gene="pqqE"
     CDS             59627..61180
                     /gene="nirS_1"
                     /locus_tag="AB11_00904"
                     /EC_number="1.7.2.1"
                     /inference="ab initio prediction:Prodigal:002006"
                     /inference="similar to AA sequence:UniProtKB:P24474"
                     /codon_start=1
                     /transl_table=11
                     /product="Nitrite reductase"
                     /db_xref="COG:COG2010"
                     /translation="MIRRISSFDTLKIGAFCSLLLAGIAWADAPSDYAEHCASCHGENR
                     LGGVGPALIPETLKRMRGPRVAAVIAEGRIATQMPAFSYELDALQIEELAGWLKSPLET
                     DPEWGEADIMASRTLDEDYISVDAPVWGSDPMNITLAVETGDHHVSVLDGDTFEVLDRF
                     ETPFAVHGGPKFSPDGRYVFIMSRDGWVQKYDIWALKQVGRVRAGLNSRNIAMSGDGKW
                     VAVANYLPNSLTLLSTEDLSVAKVIDVKSKKGKPSRVSAVYQAPPRESFVLALKDVPEI
                     WEVFYGANPPQSGLGHDFRIEGQFKNPDPFPVRKITTPDYLDDFFFDQSYEYVMGASRD
                     GKGGQVIDLVIGHKVADLDLPGMPHLGSGITWKHGDSTVMATPHLTDGTVSVIDMETWE
                     TVKRIKTEGPGFFMRSHENSPYVWADVFFGPNKDAMHVIDKQSLEIVKTLRPAPGKTVA
                     HVEFTKDGSHALVSIWEDDGAVIVYDAQTLEEVRRLPMRKPSGKYNVWNKITFSEGTSH
                     "
     gene            59627..61180
                     /locus_tag="AB11_00904"
                     /gene="nirS_1"
     CDS             61209..61400
                     /locus_tag="AB11_00903"
                     /inference="ab initio prediction:Prodigal:002006"
                     /codon_start=1
                     /transl_table=11
                     /product="hypothetical protein"
                     /translation="MLLYPATALTVAINLFLAGLILHSAGFGAIGPVPAILWSIPLGIP
                     AAWLAGRWVRGLMDEADG"
     gene            61209..61400
                     /locus_tag="AB11_00903"
     CDS             61506..61970
                     /locus_tag="AB11_00902"
                     /inference="ab initio prediction:Prodigal:002006"
                     /codon_start=1
                     /transl_table=11
                     /product="hypothetical protein"
                     /translation="MPALVPLHNLPARAVRAAAGLAGMLLLLLQTFGPALASPGESVWV
                     EICSEGGAVWVEVDLEEDTEDPTAYCPKCADCALCAVTSAAPVPELAQVPQIGIFRVVQ
                     VQNSKSSVLYNSGRLWPETRGPPCTTRETTERAPRTSMASTLSIGGAPWS"
     gene            61506..61970
                     /locus_tag="AB11_00902"
     CDS             61961..64138
                     /locus_tag="AB11_00901"
                     /inference="ab initio prediction:Prodigal:002006"
                     /codon_start=1
                     /transl_table=11
                     /product="hypothetical protein"
                     /translation="MVVSRAIHFLLALALSCLMAISAHADSLASFLPEIEPADLAPGAD
                     AFGPVRDDVPVAPVLKGGETVAWAFLTSDFVGTTGYSGKPIHVVAAIDDDAVLTGVQLV
                     KHSEPIVLIGIPNSRMVELTEGYAGLDMKVEAETGGEGHDLDIISGATVTIMVIDDSLV
                     RGGIKVARALGLGGLSPLQADGPKREVDMAQDAVYDWATLSGDGSIRRLTLDVGQVNAA
                     FEATGDQRAIKRPEPGEPDDTFIDMHVALVSVPSIGKSLLGEAEYQNLVEWLDEGEQAI
                     LVLGRGSYSFKGSGYVRGGIFDRIQLIQGDNSVRFFDKQQERLGRVAAPDAPSFTELDI
                     FKIPAEAEFNPAEPFRLQLLVQRAVGAVEKTFLTFDLGYKLPEQYLLPVAAPTVVDDAT
                     GEAAAKAALWKRIWKDRTVEIAGLGVMLLVLTATFFFQFHATMNARVFYWFRIGYLALT
                     LFFIGWYANAQLSVVNLMALAGSLRTGFSWDAFLLDPLVFIQWFAVAAALLFWGRGAYC
                     GWLCPFGALQELTNKIARALKVPQWTLPWGLNERLWPAKYMVFLGLFGLSFVSIPLAET
                     YAEIEPFKTAIILKFMRDWPFVVFALTLLGIGLFIERFYCRYLCPLGGALAIPARIRMF
                     DWLRRYKECGSPCQTCANECPVQAIHPTGEINPNECVTCLHCQVLYQSEDKCPVVIRQL
                     KRRAKTGSVNLKTPLGQPPANHPNAKPQSVS"
     gene            61961..64138
                     /locus_tag="AB11_00901"
     CDS             64154..66061
                     /gene="nosZ"
                     /locus_tag="AB11_00900"
                     /EC_number="1.7.2.4"
                     /inference="ab initio prediction:Prodigal:002006"
                     /inference="similar to AA sequence:UniProtKB:P94127"
                     /codon_start=1
                     /transl_table=11
                     /product="Nitrous-oxide reductase"
                     /translation="MSEQDNKLNITRRGMLGATATGAVLAGTGLGSTLMTAKQASAAAN
                     ANLEPGELDEYYGFWSSGQTGELRILGFPSMRELMRVPVFNRCSATGWGQTNESLKIMT
                     DGLLPETKEFLAKRGMKTYDNGDLHHPHMSFTDGTYDGRYLFMNDKANTRVARVRCDVM
                     KCDKITEIPNAKAIHGLRPQKFPRTGYVFANGEDETPLVNDGTVLDDPSQYVNIFTALD
                     GDTMEVAWQVIVSGNLDNTDCDYQGKYAYSTSYNSEMGMNLAEMTENELDHVVVFNLAE
                     IEKGIEAGDYQELKGVKVLDGRKGQNKKYTRYIPIPNSPHGINTAPDGKHVCINGKLSP
                     TVSIMDVTKLDALFESDADPRSCIVGEPQLGLGPLHTAYDGQGNAFTTLFLDSQIVKWN
                     MDKAIRAYAGEDVDPIISKVDVHYQPGHNSTSMGETKDADGKWLISMNKFSKDRFLNVG
                     PLKPENEQLIDISSDEMKVVHDGPTFAEPHDSIIVRSDIVNPVNVWDRNDVTWEDARKQ
                     AEADGIDLEEGAEEPIRDGNKVRVYMTSQAPTFSLEKFTVKQGDEVTIFVTNLDDVDDV
                     THGFCLGNYGIAFEIGPMATASITFTADRPGVHWFYCQWFCHALHMEMRGRMLVEPQGA
                     "
     gene            64154..66061
                     /locus_tag="AB11_00900"
                     /gene="nosZ"
     CDS             66065..67321
                     /gene="nosD"
                     /locus_tag="AB11_00899"
                     /inference="ab initio prediction:Prodigal:002006"
                     /inference="similar to AA sequence:UniProtKB:P19843"
                     /codon_start=1
                     /transl_table=11
                     /product="putative ABC transporter binding protein NosD"
                     /translation="MRWPLLIPLLLGSPLWAADWDVPNRAGAINETLAQAADGDTLRLS
                     PGVYTETLVLDRPVTLDGLGRATIDGQGNGSVITVTGPGVTVRGLTVIGSGSSHEGIDS
                     GIQLTKTAKAPVVEDNVLLGNLYGVDIHGAKDSIVRGNRIEGRLDQRMNDRGNGVYVWN
                     APGAVVDGNDIRYGRDGIFVNSSKKNTFTNNLFRDLRFAVHYMYADNSVVSDNVSIGND
                     LGYAVMFTTNVTVANNVSIGDREHGVMLNYANKSTITGNVVKGAKEKCTFLYNSNKNEF
                     TDNWFQGCGIGIHFTAGSERNRIVGNSFIGNRTQVKYVSTKWVEWSEDGRGNYWSDFAA
                     YDVDGNGIADAPYRPNDSMDHVLWTQPSAKLLLGSPAVQLVRWSQSAFPALLPGGVMDS
                     NPLMQAPEPPAMKKVPHDG"
     gene            66065..67321
                     /locus_tag="AB11_00899"
                     /gene="nosD"
     CDS             67311..68204
                     /gene="nosF"
                     /locus_tag="AB11_00898"
                     /inference="ab initio prediction:Prodigal:002006"
                     /inference="similar to AA sequence:UniProtKB:P19844"
                     /codon_start=1
                     /transl_table=11
                     /product="putative ABC transporter ATP-binding protein
                     NosF"
                     /db_xref="COG:COG1131"
                     /translation="MTDKALSIDHVLKDRGKTRVLDDITLSLAPGQRVALLGHNGAGKS
                     TLIKSILGLTPIHGGAIRIGDATPGSAQARRETAYLPEAVSFHPALTGREQLTLFAQLS
                     GAKADVSGLLDRVGLSDALDRRIGTYSKGMRQRLGLAQVLLGQPKVALLDEPTSGLDPI
                     SRQDLYAIIDELAAQGTAVLIASHALTEVEARTDRIAIMRKGQMVADDTLNNLSALAGL
                     PIRLKVRASANPDVLAAELGGSRINGASVELLCTPEDKMEALRRIAGLGDAVADVEMTP
                     PKLEDLYRHYAQEDLQ"
     gene            67311..68204
                     /locus_tag="AB11_00898"
                     /gene="nosF"
     CDS             68201..69022
                     /gene="nosY"
                     /locus_tag="AB11_00897"
                     /inference="ab initio prediction:Prodigal:002006"
                     /inference="similar to AA sequence:UniProtKB:P19845"
                     /codon_start=1
                     /transl_table=11
                     /product="putative ABC transporter permease protein NosY"
                     /db_xref="COG:COG1277"
                     /translation="MIRFLAITRTEMLILRRNRWLLVATLIMVLFALALTFAGSAPTGT
                     LGVDMLTVSVASMTTLSVYLAPLLALMIAFDAIAGDVDRGSLSLLLSYPAGRGEILLGK
                     FTAHLAALAFAMTIGFGTAGAVAAFFGGAGPESLMALVRLILTSILLGAVFLALGYLLS
                     ALAKGATAAAGLSAGLWLVFVVLYDLGLLGAVVMDKGGTFTQSVFPWVMVANPADAFRL
                     WNIAATEGVAMASGMTGAAQALPVWAAPVSLLIWPVIGFALARIAFRRVEP"
     gene            68201..69022
                     /locus_tag="AB11_00897"
                     /gene="nosY"
     CDS             69019..69534
                     /gene="nosL"
                     /locus_tag="AB11_00896"
                     /inference="ab initio prediction:Prodigal:002006"
                     /inference="similar to AA sequence:UniProtKB:O68481"
                     /codon_start=1
                     /transl_table=11
                     /product="Copper-binding lipoprotein NosL"
                     /translation="MKRLALIALVALAACKEEVAEAPDPVDLTPDALSYFCQMNIAEHG
                     GPKGQIHLEGYPAPLFFAQVRDMLAYLKSPERDAKITAVYVSDMGVAPSWGQPGISNWI
                     AADGATFVVGADVAGGMGAREVVPFAELDEAEAFILRYGGSALPLPEIPDAEVLGPVDL
                     DLILETPA"
     gene            69019..69534
                     /locus_tag="AB11_00896"
                     /gene="nosL"
     CDS             69531..70427
                     /locus_tag="AB11_00895"
                     /inference="ab initio prediction:Prodigal:002006"
                     /codon_start=1
                     /transl_table=11
                     /product="hypothetical protein"
                     /translation="MTVLTRRRFLTISAACAAMPAAASGSAQWHGIALGAPASLRLEGL
                     TDVQAAPIFAAVEAELNRLEDLFSLYRPHSQISQLNRTGHLNAPAPELLEVLSLCSALH
                     EASGGSFDPTIQPLWLALASGAEQPIVERAHATIGWNNVHVGTDEIRLPYPRHSAITLN
                     GIAQGAITDRIAALLRSFDLCNVLVDMGEVAALGQRYTSEPWRVGLAAPDGKVAKRIRL
                     QDRAVATSAPGGTMLQGKHGHILNPKGHKVTQHAVSVSAARAAVADGLSTALCLTPDSG
                     ANALASRFPGAKIEMLL"
     gene            69531..70427
                     /locus_tag="AB11_00895"
     CDS             complement(71717..74005)
                     /locus_tag="AB11_00894"
                     /inference="ab initio prediction:Prodigal:002006"
                     /codon_start=1
                     /transl_table=11
                     /product="hypothetical protein"
                     /translation="MLEQLIHDFKRSSPLIRISIIALFPLYLLYRLHRYRRDIRRNRIN
                     TSFSVQRMGDISGTLRDVKQEPIDPKLEYEINDLADTFALCRIVGNDLEPRHKVGQSLS
                     NVRFILDNEPEFDGVRKLWLINRIFNAETEAKIIGLLEERGQTYRRIAFDPEEYQSIGY
                     SFDTFKQPDMFYDGHLEIDSTSTRTTQAVMQAYRARNNYVMHNNGARNAALEFCLEYGK
                     WALPFDGNCFLTSSGWARLHSNILEARDKRYFVVPMARITNNQDLLEPNNTFSAEEEPQ
                     LVFRCDAPLRFNEDLPYGRRPKVELFMHLGIEGPWTRWPVEDFDIPPRRVHPDGHRVGQ
                     AGWVARLASGKAHLEQADRKAFVNRGLARASAIRSTLDMLSARPVRATFAQHQALSYDL
                     TTAGPAQSEDWAAVREAAQQALDRGPFSVTQKPEPGPSGDLRDYFHPAPYWWPNPNSKD
                     GLPYVRRDGERLPGTELYEPESDRFDRTRLQRVFDDTTALALASTLQGADPSFHAHACS
                     ILRTWFLDAETGMKPNLSYAQVRLGHQGNMGAAHGVIETKDFYFLLDAVRILRDSHITD
                     HMKEWSAEFFDWFTDSVQGRQECRAANNHGTCYDLQAASLAAFLEKEDYLQAIDLRAQA
                     RAISTITPDGDQPHELQRTLTQHYWAFNLQSWVNLFDLLSAAGLRPWQSEAGERVRVGL
                     RRMLMLSKQNWEHPQIKPFDGNRLLPLNETLKNQTGEDILGRAESDGPVSFFPHDGVAP
                     FWRLTRLGR"
     gene            complement(71717..74005)
                     /locus_tag="AB11_00894"
     CDS             complement(74194..74721)
                     /locus_tag="AB11_00893"
                     /inference="ab initio prediction:Prodigal:002006"
                     /codon_start=1
                     /transl_table=11
                     /product="hypothetical protein"
                     /translation="MPRDPHLNSVSPVPKTLRDDIQGLRALAVLAVVAFHANCAWLAGG
                     FVGVDVFFVISGYLITSIILRQRERANFSFVAFYLARLRSIVPAYIVMINLTSIVMAAI
                     LVPRDFEAFNESAISALYFGSNVFFARCLIPRFDGVFYTLVYLKQCGPEICSVPQCNPP
                     KPWAISYIFDPL"
     gene            complement(74194..74721)
                     /locus_tag="AB11_00893"
     CDS             74919..75869
                     /gene="wbpB"
                     /locus_tag="AB11_00892"
                     /EC_number="1.1.1.335"
                     /inference="ab initio prediction:Prodigal:002006"
                     /inference="similar to AA sequence:UniProtKB:G3XD23"
                     /codon_start=1
                     /transl_table=11
                     /product="UDP-N-acetyl-2-amino-2-deoxy-D-glucuronate
                     oxidase"
                     /db_xref="COG:COG0673"
                     /translation="MTKNYGLIGAAGYIAPRHMKAIRETSGILKTAYDLNDSIGIMDSF
                     FPDARFFTEFEQFEADVFSRRTDGERVDYIGICSPNYLHKAHMGFALRAGADAICEKPL
                     VLNPSEIDELAALEKETGHRINSILQLRLHPAILALKDKIAQSGPDRIHDVDLGYFTSR
                     GSWYYASWKGYEHKSGGIATNIGVHFYDMLSFIFGPLKSSVVHYRAADASAGYLEFQQA
                     RVRWVLSINRAHLPAQTPEGQTTYRSITVDGEEVEFSGGFTDLHTASYHGILGGNGFGL
                     DAVRPSIELVSSIRSAAIEPRKGEQHPDLAKVINT"
     gene            74919..75869
                     /locus_tag="AB11_00892"
                     /gene="wbpB"
     CDS             75866..76966
                     /gene="purN_1"
                     /locus_tag="AB11_00891"
                     /EC_number="2.1.2.2"
                     /inference="ab initio prediction:Prodigal:002006"
                     /inference="protein motif:HAMAP:MF_01930"
                     /codon_start=1
                     /transl_table=11
                     /product="Phosphoribosylglycinamide formyltransferase"
                     /translation="MIAVFAYAFPHRKSRDILVELALAGKKKVCVIAAPMESLPNVDRT
                     RYSVKSLRFAPPQDTAEVARSLGFDYVEMKHSDIDAVSHHVAEKGLKLGIVAGARILKR
                     PVIECFDEGIVNFHPGPIPETSGLDAFFYTVKKSVSAGVTTHLIDARVDAGQQIYFDTV
                     EIGPSDTAETVQENIYQLQLIALRRFLSDRDGERLAHREVDWSGKNTPMTSDEKWQILL
                     DFPAWRSQQVVLQAAKRLVFACEAGRLAEVSKYLDRFPQLLEHRTPEGWTPLIVAAFNQ
                     QKDIVAELLNRGADPNATGRNGTTVLMYAKSAILKGESENLALLDLLIAKGADSSRRDK
                     FGHAVLDYVKDSKVLTRYFTAKSGGA"
     gene            75866..76966
                     /locus_tag="AB11_00891"
                     /gene="purN_1"
     CDS             76966..78078
                     /gene="wbpE"
                     /locus_tag="AB11_00890"
                     /EC_number="2.6.1.98"
                     /inference="ab initio prediction:Prodigal:002006"
                     /inference="similar to AA sequence:UniProtKB:Q9HZ76"
                     /codon_start=1
                     /transl_table=11
                     /product="UDP-2-acetamido-2-deoxy-3-oxo-D-glucuronate
                     aminotransferase"
                     /db_xref="COG:COG0399"
                     /translation="MQFIDLAAQQERIRDKIDARIAAVLSHGAYIMGPEVKELEEALAA
                     FCGAKHCISCANGTDALQLALMALEIGPGDAVFIPSFTFAASAEVVPFVGATPVFVDID
                     LDSYNMSPNSLVRAVEHARVNGLRPAAVMPVDLFGRPAEYVTLEQIADNFDLQLICDSA
                     QGWGACYKGRTTGSIGRITTTSFFPAKPLGCYGDGGALFTDDPELAAVLDSFRVHGKGI
                     EKYDNVRIGVNSRLDTLQAAILLEKLALYAEEITAREAIAQRYTSALSTHFVTPDIPHD
                     VQSTWAQYTLRAKSAEQRSEVMASLKKQGIPTAIYYPKPLHYQTAYRDFPADPEGLRNS
                     ETASTCVFSIPMSPYLTQDDQEKVIAALLA"
     gene            76966..78078
                     /locus_tag="AB11_00890"
                     /gene="wbpE"
     CDS             78118..79659
                     /gene="mshA_1"
                     /locus_tag="AB11_00889"
                     /EC_number="2.4.1.250"
                     /inference="ab initio prediction:Prodigal:002006"
                     /inference="protein motif:HAMAP:MF_01695"
                     /codon_start=1
                     /transl_table=11
                     /product="D-inositol-3-phosphate glycosyltransferase"
                     /translation="MTPNRSGKIISLTYHEITQDARVLKQARVLRNAGYDVNVYCDWPE
                     GLPEHDEIDGVKITRFECYSSKNARADILDKLTFLNRSKDEIRKRYLPFAKSVEALETL
                     IPSIEEKFGAGAIEKAQSSYFKTADGAERRRRFVEYLSLKMRIKLFEKSLPFASINPET
                     GKKSRKVTDMRKNYRVWRKKLYQAQSIHYCSNFPEIESKDGIVAIHAHDIYCLPCGVML
                     SQRLKVPLIYDAHEYEPARATKMDEQAPELPEWIEDDCFPYVTRMITVSDGFGELYEKR
                     FAGPPPTIVMNAPEVEASTLTKPVQVREGFRTVREQANVGDDVPLIVFTGGIQRTHRGV
                     DKVLEAMVHLPEAHLVSLGPRHVTNDAWFESVAKQLGVSDRVSLLPPVDARDVPAAIST
                     AHVSVCPFQDVSLNHRLAMPNKLFEAAFARIPICVSDLPEMRRFVETLGIGRAMDQTDP
                     KAIAATLQEVFDNRDAYLMTPEAENRLVNHYSWQRQAEKLLALYDEVLSPASVAE"
     gene            78118..79659
                     /locus_tag="AB11_00889"
                     /gene="mshA_1"
     CDS             complement(79720..80802)
                     /gene="wbpI"
                     /locus_tag="AB11_00888"
                     /EC_number="5.1.3.23"
                     /inference="ab initio prediction:Prodigal:002006"
                     /inference="similar to AA sequence:UniProtKB:G3XD61"
                     /codon_start=1
                     /transl_table=11
                     /product="UDP-2,3-diacetamido-2,3-dideoxy-D-glucuronate
                     2-epimerase"
                     /db_xref="COG:COG0381"
                     /translation="MKVCTIIGARPQFVKSAPVARAFQNCAGVEEVIIHTGQHFDSNMS
                     DVFFDELGIPKPRYNLGISNVGHGAMTGRMLEGLETVFLEEKPDWVLVFGDTNSTIAGA
                     LAASKLHIKVAHVEAGLRSFNRKMPEEINRILTDHCSDLLFTPTETATRNLENEGIPAS
                     KVLEVGDVMQDAAHLFGDLADQSNTLAGDLSIDAGGFILATVHRQENTDDPMRLRAIVE
                     GLSLVAEEIPIVLPLHPRTRGKLEQAGVKLGSGIRCVEPIGYLDMLALERRAALIVTDS
                     GGVQKEAYFQGVPCVTLRDETEWTELVETGWNRLCPPSSGADIVKAVRAALGTTGDDVA
                     LYGTGNVSQVIAEKIASFYG"
     gene            complement(79720..80802)
                     /locus_tag="AB11_00888"
                     /gene="wbpI"
     CDS             complement(80840..82168)
                     /gene="wbpA"
                     /locus_tag="AB11_00887"
                     /EC_number="1.1.1.136"
                     /inference="ab initio prediction:Prodigal:002006"
                     /inference="similar to AA sequence:UniProtKB:G3XD94"
                     /codon_start=1
                     /transl_table=11
                     /product="UDP-N-acetyl-D-glucosamine 6-dehydrogenase"
                     /db_xref="COG:COG0677"
                     /translation="MSIQEILAIEKTLINRIESRQAKIGIIGMGYVGIPLAVASGTAGF
                     SVLGFDILEDRIAQLNACQSPIGHIPSGALEEIQKNGFEATSDFSRIGDCDAIIICVPT
                     PLDKTREPDLSFVTSTMDMISKFLREGQLLALESTTWPGTTNEVLKPYVGKAGLTVGKD
                     FFLVYSPEREDPGNAHFNTQTIPKVLGGDTRACRDVGEALYSAIVSKVVPVSSTAAAEM
                     TKLLENIQRSVNIGLMNEMKIVANAMGLDIFEIIDAAATKPFGFTAYYPGPGIGGHCIP
                     IDPFYLTWKAREYGLHTRFIELAGEINASMPSYVVNKLVRALSERGKALKGAKVLVLGI
                     AYKRDIEDVRESPSVFVMELLRDWGVDLSYSDPHVPAFPVMREHKFDLESIELTPETLA
                     QQDAVILLTDHTDFDFEVIAKHAPLLIDTRGVYRRRGKIVPTA"
     gene            complement(80840..82168)
                     /locus_tag="AB11_00887"
                     /gene="wbpA"
     CDS             82679..83350
                     /locus_tag="AB11_00886"
                     /inference="ab initio prediction:Prodigal:002006"
                     /codon_start=1
                     /transl_table=11
                     /product="hypothetical protein"
                     /translation="MFGGDRRNAGAIKTMLTEPKIMIERKGVDPIAYDNRMIFTATSNE
                     RSVVPADIGDRRWQVFQVSPQRRDDKAYFSALMRQMEEGGYEAMLYDLLRRDASLSPNP
                     RVTIKTPELFDQIIQAQGPIEKYVYQILDAGYLPQPDAPGNGPGVTTIAAMYSELRRTQ
                     PAQYVQRTMFGQELRKMFPNLRTAQNGKFVERHLGSGDPVLERSTRYHFPPLAACRESF
                     E"
     gene            82679..83350
                     /locus_tag="AB11_00886"
     tRNA            complement(83689..83764)
                     /locus_tag="AB11_00885"
                     /product="tRNA-Thr"
                     /inference="COORDINATES:profile:Aragorn:001002"
                     /note="tRNA-Thr(cgt)"
     gene            complement(83689..83764)
                     /locus_tag="AB11_00885"
     CDS             84059..85252
                     /locus_tag="AB11_00884"
                     /inference="ab initio prediction:Prodigal:002006"
                     /codon_start=1
                     /transl_table=11
                     /product="hypothetical protein"
                     /translation="MLGESQKTYVLDTHRLRDPEETLAIVKPFLKEMGITRIANLTGLD
                     RIGLPTVMVTRPNSRSVAVSLGKGLSLSAAQASGVMEAIESWHAERIELPLRLCSHTDL
                     AQENVVDVDRLPRVTGGQFDPHGAMLWVQGQDLNADAACWVPYEMVDTDYTTSMAKGQR
                     AFPRTTNGLASGNDAAEASCHAICELIERDATTLWHHRGPTPRVDSDTVDDPRCRQAMG
                     LIAEAGLELGIWDTTSDIGIASFRCVICETSEANGHIGIGDGCHPDRAIALLRALTEAA
                     QTRLTYISGARDDLDPEEFIDEARLWRGRYVRELIEGAKPTERFKDCPSHVTGSFTEDL
                     DLLLSRLSEAGIGQVVTVDLSRPEIDIAVVRAVIPGLEAPHDDPDFIAGPRARAVSA"
     gene            84059..85252
                     /locus_tag="AB11_00884"
     CDS             85249..86565
                     /locus_tag="AB11_00883"
                     /inference="ab initio prediction:Prodigal:002006"
                     /codon_start=1
                     /transl_table=11
                     /product="hypothetical protein"
                     /translation="MTVVVFVGPTLRPEAVQEQLDATILPPVQQGDVYRAVRDRPQAIG
                     IIDGYFDGVPSVWHKEILWALEQGIPVFGSASMGALRAAELADFGMIGVGRVFEDYLSG
                     AIADDDEVAVLHGPAELGFIPLSEPMVSIRATLSAAVKAKVVSEDEAQILLGAAKALHY
                     RDRVWDKVISVAKTDTDSATFLNWLPGGQVDAKGDDAREMLAQMARYLEAGSYAPESTR
                     VERTLVWRELRTRVDSETAPHDPDARALVDELRLDPALYVQLRDRAALHLLARDEAYRI
                     NHLPDRDTLRRQMTLHRRAARLPRHSDLMEWLQDNDLTLAQYEALLADCSYKDTAITAR
                     ADELDVALLAQLRHDGRYGALRDRARRKASRMAGLDRVNGSANRMQSLLWYFETRLDQA
                     VPDDLESHAIALGLDGREAFLDLIEAEYMFCRTEGEPGQ"
     gene            85249..86565
                     /locus_tag="AB11_00883"
     CDS             86578..87888
                     /locus_tag="AB11_00882"
                     /inference="ab initio prediction:Prodigal:002006"
                     /codon_start=1
                     /transl_table=11
                     /product="hypothetical protein"
                     /translation="MTIWPDYSDNETPGTRFLLYPQSPFLEPNSKPELVEISAPQGTIG
                     PGPSGPRMYAMYPVDKTTPYGAMIEGEEGPEMYLPAWDGYILPPPEPDEFGNFIHIDPD
                     DPAFEAAHLFGAAHFTMDVWEGYFGRPIPWHFERDFERLELSLLPSLDNAHIGWGFLET
                     GGTREHGEEYRPYSLNFDVVAHEIGHAIIYSVIGMPSEEDATGEYYGFHESAADMVALL
                     ASLHFGSVVDELLKNTRGNLYTYNRLSRFAELSQNSQIRIAANDRTLSEFSHGWSSEHA
                     LSEPLTGAMFDILVDIYHERLVAHDVIDPEMEELSDELEGSDEYNAIMQDLFDEHYAAE
                     PEGFRVALIEARDLLGTYLADALEMLDADMLSYFGVERALVVVDQEITGGAFRQIIEGN
                     FRMRDIGLTRPGPRLTKPDGSSHAASVRTLAPEPKEP"
     gene            86578..87888
                     /locus_tag="AB11_00882"
     CDS             88026..88955
                     /locus_tag="AB11_00881"
                     /inference="ab initio prediction:Prodigal:002006"
                     /codon_start=1
                     /transl_table=11
                     /product="hypothetical protein"
                     /translation="MSESLLSFSEVLLFGRELSDLKLRQKSVRLAIEVATNFDFSDEIT
                     KIDGVAVREDDRILVQVGDSANNKSGIYKIIKDQNDGDKLKLDKRKKVSFESFVYVRRG
                     RVFKHTFWQQTANSHSQQLFVEQDDRRKGRGVNNFIGDQFGGDARLARIYGFAYDGTYY
                     EMPEPTIFLVHGAGDSATGGNLPYGFKLQTSNDAGAQDTTQQAARAPMSPSVSGVAAAD
                     YQMANDIRVWNYDQADYTIRMDIAAGQIEEVLLDVYFEYDAPMMAGAKVSGAKVSGAKV
                     SGAKVSGAKVSGAKVSGAKVSGAKARGE"
     gene            88026..88955
                     /locus_tag="AB11_00881"
     CDS             complement(89120..89617)
                     /locus_tag="AB11_00880"
                     /inference="ab initio prediction:Prodigal:002006"
                     /codon_start=1
                     /transl_table=11
                     /product="hypothetical protein"
                     /translation="MIIRNETGADIALIQAVTEAAFATAEHSSGTEAAIVDGLREASAL
                     TLSLVAEEDGELLGHAAFSPVLINGKDMNWYGLGPVSVHPDHQGKGIGGALIQDGLRKL
                     RALDANGCVVMGHPDYYPRFGFVRDDRLRFEGVPPEYFMQQVLKGKQPDGAVTYHPAFF
                     IE"
     gene            complement(89120..89617)
                     /locus_tag="AB11_00880"
     CDS             complement(89625..89888)
                     /locus_tag="AB11_00879"
                     /inference="ab initio prediction:Prodigal:002006"
                     /codon_start=1
                     /transl_table=11
                     /product="hypothetical protein"
                     /translation="MNISITEQSVLHMLAQGGTIRHERNPNGKIVHVVCNMLDRSLLSD
                     CTLDIIGKLRRKRLTVSRNSGSNSITAIGRRSVGRQPNNRTA"
     gene            complement(89625..89888)
                     /locus_tag="AB11_00879"
     CDS             complement(89981..91750)
                     /locus_tag="AB11_00878"
                     /inference="ab initio prediction:Prodigal:002006"
                     /codon_start=1
                     /transl_table=11
                     /product="hypothetical protein"
                     /translation="MNTTGSDTSIRQKLGAVLFADVVGYSRLMSENEMDTYNALKSLLF
                     QLEETCSKYQGKIIEVRGDGILALFDTATSAVEFSIELHRIAAEHNLTRPDGQHIKFRA
                     GVHLGEVLMDERGIHGDNVNIAARLQEIAEPERVYVSAAVYEQIRNRLRYGYEFLGPKQ
                     LKNIMSPVATYCVRTEVEGATMAATLRPEMQLEVLERPDIPSVAVLPFASQGGEEDDNW
                     VAEGLTDDIIMNLSKFRNLFIIARNSSFFFKTQSMSPQEAARRLNVRYIARGSVRRSSS
                     RIRITAELIDANTERTIWGERFDRKLDDIFDILDEVTECIVAATAVMIESHEKQRMVQA
                     IPSDLQAYGSVLQGQHHIFKYTRNDNRKAQHCYESALERDGGYARAAAALSRTLNIDWR
                     YSWTEDPNSALDKALSLAQRAVELDPTDARGFGELGYVQLYRKEFDSAIESYKRALQLN
                     PNDADMHSDYADALAHWGDNDTAIKHLQQAMRLNPYFPDQYLWHLGGAYYNLKRYDDVI
                     SCVNKMNNPTEGQRVLAASYAHKGELDMARQIADKHRAAHPNFSLSHWAKVQPDRLSDD
                     TQHFVEGLKKAGF"
     gene            complement(89981..91750)
                     /locus_tag="AB11_00878"
     CDS             complement(91829..92464)
                     /locus_tag="AB11_00877"
                     /inference="ab initio prediction:Prodigal:002006"
                     /codon_start=1
                     /transl_table=11
                     /product="hypothetical protein"
                     /translation="MPDTSHRQFKLRPLEKADLEIVARWFQDVQDLALFDRTTRIPQNL
                     TQTEHSWEGAVGISSREEKCWFVIENDDRDAVGVVGLESISPFNRDAVVPVFVEKSLRR
                     RGVAVRAVALMLDFAFQQLGLNRITSYYRADNHGSRDLISRLGCQIEGTMRQAWFADGQ
                     FHDMVVVGMLQQDWAERRNVLAQELGRETVVSFGSTGMSWPPECGSVT"
     gene            complement(91829..92464)
                     /locus_tag="AB11_00877"
     CDS             complement(92635..92934)
                     /locus_tag="AB11_00876"
                     /inference="ab initio prediction:Prodigal:002006"
                     /codon_start=1
                     /transl_table=11
                     /product="hypothetical protein"
                     /translation="MKETILEILHVDSPTEALWVFIGLAGQLMFSARFIVQWITSERAK
                     KSVIPMAFWYLSIGGGLILLSYAIYRRDPVFILGQSMGLSIYLRNIFLIRAEKR"
     gene            complement(92635..92934)
                     /locus_tag="AB11_00876"
     CDS             complement(92931..93692)
                     /gene="rgtE"
                     /locus_tag="AB11_00875"
                     /EC_number="2.4.1.-"
                     /inference="ab initio prediction:Prodigal:002006"
                     /inference="similar to AA sequence:UniProtKB:Q1MJ95"
                     /codon_start=1
                     /transl_table=11
                     /product="Dodecaprenyl-phosphate galacturonate synthase"
                     /db_xref="COG:COG0463"
                     /translation="MSTEPKENADNRPTVSIVIPMHNEQGAAAGLIQGICDAASDLPAF
                     EIIAVDDGSTDGTFAALQEMQKECTQLRILRHKTAGGQSAAVHSGVKAARADICCTLDG
                     DGQNPPEELPKIWAPLVSDDDAQVGIVAGQRVGRKDTASKKLASRFANALRGWMLKDGT
                     RDTGCGFKAFRTQAFLDLPFFNHMHRYLPALFKAYGWNVALVDVAHQQRMTGESKYTNF
                     GRAMVGIWDLFGVVWLTRRAKSVSATEANRS"
     gene            complement(92931..93692)
                     /locus_tag="AB11_00875"
                     /gene="rgtE"
     CDS             93810..95300
                     /locus_tag="AB11_00874"
                     /inference="ab initio prediction:Prodigal:002006"
                     /codon_start=1
                     /transl_table=11
                     /product="hypothetical protein"
                     /translation="MVQNSGIEHLQTHKWLPYAITGITIALLWCWYMSGLGQDGLSKID
                     EFFTYDRSLGFIRNNDWLTVYSQNEPSLKKPPLQYWMTAALIEQGMSHMLALHLPSMLF
                     ALGSLIATALLARIMVPDQPWLMLPAVLLVSSSKNFWGHATSAMLDSGAMLFSTLGVVT
                     MLAAFERPKLWPWFGVTVFLAGLQKSPTPLAFLALALLTLALTRRWQDQPVSEILRNKT
                     FQWTMAACLLLAFLWPLFQYLRLGFGAEFQGSVRDEMLHRFAPTVSDRSLKKLSEIILG
                     NAPVLRFAGFLGLCALPFALGRPRLLAPAGIAVFFFLAMWMASGKVYDRYTLLILPMLM
                     VGAAGGILLISKRLWVRALLLAVLCFSEQGPIKRTVDYSHPNTAEQFGIDLQDLLSPLQ
                     STHQPDETLVVCGFKNRHRLPLGAASVYASPDRRFVYMRHSDLPGYLKRFGYTSGPLRG
                     VCRAQELNQFSDELSGLDRQSVEGTDFVYWTARGLHLD"
     gene            93810..95300
                     /locus_tag="AB11_00874"
     CDS             95300..95482
                     /locus_tag="AB11_00873"
                     /inference="ab initio prediction:Prodigal:002006"
                     /codon_start=1
                     /transl_table=11
                     /product="hypothetical protein"
                     /translation="MTSPFARKQALCSGMRAKLFGMEVFPIPKIGKVFIPNEHHRQSGD
                     NLKTLFVFWQLWNIP"
     gene            95300..95482
                     /locus_tag="AB11_00873"
     CDS             95567..95893
                     /locus_tag="AB11_00872"
                     /inference="ab initio prediction:Prodigal:002006"
                     /codon_start=1
                     /transl_table=11
                     /product="hypothetical protein"
                     /translation="MNALTRISRGIGVAFKDGRVKGLLAFTAGMILWASVFYHYVEGWS
                     WLDSIYFSVVTISTVGFGDFSPETAAGKIFTMIYIIVGLGIFVTTATTVADTILSQNDE
                     KSEK"
     gene            95567..95893
                     /locus_tag="AB11_00872"
     CDS             96073..97152
                     /gene="ydiK"
                     /locus_tag="AB11_00871"
                     /inference="ab initio prediction:Prodigal:002006"
                     /inference="similar to AA sequence:UniProtKB:P0AFS7"
                     /codon_start=1
                     /transl_table=11
                     /product="Putative transport protein YdiK"
                     /db_xref="COG:COG0628"
                     /translation="MEKTQDARIVDLAIRLLFLGLFLYSALVMIAPLASVVIWATILCV
                     ALYPVFDWLQSKLGGRKKIAATILVLAGLVLTLGPVATAVSGAAELGSEFAQQADKGEL
                     KIPPAPEGLKELPLVGGKIAEVWGLFERNLDGALAKYGAQILEITKSLFGKVLGIGIGL
                     LGLALSVLIMGALFSPGPSLVQGLQRFANRVFAPRGGEFITLAGATIRNVTKGVIGVAA
                     IQAVVVWILLVLFGISSAATLAFVCLILSIIQIGPGLVLLPVIIYAWSSMSGGAALIFT
                     ILAIPVTIMDSFLRPVFISKGLETPMLVILIGVLGGMMAYGLIGIFMGPVLFAVFYELF
                     KVWIDASPDAESAANGDAK"
     gene            96073..97152
                     /locus_tag="AB11_00871"
                     /gene="ydiK"
     CDS             97149..98213
                     /gene="yibH_1"
                     /locus_tag="AB11_00870"
                     /inference="ab initio prediction:Prodigal:002006"
                     /inference="similar to AA sequence:UniProtKB:P0AFV0"
                     /codon_start=1
                     /transl_table=11
                     /product="Inner membrane protein YibH"
                     /db_xref="COG:COG1566"
                     /translation="MRKTIWTTLAVIIVFLVWYLVADRKTPFTGNARVKAIATQIVPQV
                     TGTVTEVLVENGQVVSAGDVLVRIDPRPYEIDRDKAEADLESATQEVGASSAEVSAAQA
                     KLARAQSDLDTMRIQTERVFALEKKGLIAISKADDARGQLAESEANFENAKADLEKAKQ
                     RLGDDGIDNPKIQRALAALADAELNLEWTELRAPATGVISNLLIAPGTYARSGQDLLTF
                     LDATDVWIEAYFTENNLGRASVGSPVDVVLDMHPGQIVPGVIESFSAAVSLSGGDEPGQ
                     LASPPSTKGFLREPERFPVRIVLPGYEAANAEDDLRFQLNGQADVIMYLSENSLLNVVG
                     RTYIRLVSILSYAY"
     gene            97149..98213
                     /locus_tag="AB11_00870"
                     /gene="yibH_1"
     CDS             98203..99213
                     /locus_tag="AB11_00869"
                     /inference="ab initio prediction:Prodigal:002006"
                     /codon_start=1
                     /transl_table=11
                     /product="hypothetical protein"
                     /translation="MRTEDRNSVVRLALGVTGVFSLGLFLGWPLAVVGAVFTALFLQAP
                     AALPLAAFAKLFVFSIGLMFISFLLSSVFAPYPLVFLILVAIGIILSFMWSVSGAGVLP
                     GVIALMGALMIPNLVLQSQDLALVLVFWIPLNLLFAGFISTLMFVLIPAAPPTAAQKKT
                     NTSPDFDPHRRIARMSLVTVPFAMAFFVSGASALLVIFFVALLSQQLAAMPSMGKTVAK
                     AMLTANLLGAAVSIICYEINVIAPVILTPILLGFFICLTLGALGKSQVPLAAAAGSALT
                     TVLIVYGGSIAPFSDEADVKSITRVLQVASAAIFVIIAYVVVDEFWPEQERRAAQ"
     gene            98203..99213
                     /locus_tag="AB11_00869"
     tRNA            complement(99435..99511)
                     /locus_tag="AB11_00868"
                     /product="tRNA-Arg"
                     /inference="COORDINATES:profile:Aragorn:001002"
                     /note="tRNA-Arg(cct)"
     gene            complement(99435..99511)
                     /locus_tag="AB11_00868"
     CDS             99612..100652
                     /gene="gntR_2"
                     /locus_tag="AB11_00867"
                     /inference="ab initio prediction:Prodigal:002006"
                     /inference="similar to AA sequence:UniProtKB:P0ACP5"
                     /codon_start=1
                     /transl_table=11
                     /product="HTH-type transcriptional regulator GntR"
                     /translation="MQVSPVTIETKRPLTLRDVSEASGVSEMTVSRVLRNRGDVSDATR
                     TRVLAAAKELGYVPNKIAGALASSRVNLVAVIIPSLSNMVFPEVLTGINQVLEDTELQP
                     VVGVTDYLPEKEEKVLYEMLSWRPSGVIIAGLEHTEAARAMLDSAGIPVVEIMDTDGKP
                     VDAMVGISHRRAGREMAQAILKAGYEHIGFMGTKMPLDHRARKRFEGFTEVLGKHGIEI
                     EDREFYSGGSALAKGREMTQAMLERSPELDFLYYSNDMIGAGGLLYLLDQGIEVPGQIG
                     LAGFNNVELLQGLPRKLATMDACRTEIGRTAAEIIAAKLADPESEVDTRVTLTPKISFG
                     DTLKRR"
     gene            99612..100652
                     /locus_tag="AB11_00867"
                     /gene="gntR_2"
ORIGIN
        1 ttaagaattt ttctagcaaa attagttaga aagctccttt agaccgtgca tatcggccac
       61 attatacatc aacacatcgc aatcaagcgc aggtgttgaa aatgagcgga gttacagcag
      121 accgcctact ttcggtgagg gataccgcag ccattcttgg ctgtagcgtc gccaccgttt
      181 ggcgcagggc cgcaacgggg aaaatcccag agccggtcaa attggagggc acgacccgtt
      241 ggtcggaagc cgaaatccaa ggcctgatcg aagaagcgaa gtcgcagcgt gttgctgcct
      301 aaaagaaacc cccacccgag gcacgggcgg aggcgaactc ttttaggtgg tactgagaga
      361 atagccgaac gtccgatgcc tttcaacaaa agaaaggtaa tatcgaatga ttatcgggaa
      421 taaccaaaca acgagtatcg aactccctcc agccaatgcg cttcgcgtct atcgctgggt
      481 agaccttccg aatctaacgg ctccggcact cttcaaggtt acagatccgg gtcaggaacc
      541 gcgcgaaatc tgcgcatcca agcacaagcg ccaagtcctt gaggggctaa tgcggtcgcc
      601 actctatgcg gccagctact gccgtctgtc agaccaagtg ctacccctgc ggcgtgatga
      661 tggagtgaac atcgaatgta aaatgtaccg aggcgatcca gacaccggac gtcaaaagtt
      721 cggcatctat ttcctcgtta gcaaagtaga gctgatccag gcgaacgagg tggcggcatg
      781 agaaccgttg accttcaaac ccgcaagatc cgccgcaagc atggactcag cgaagcagcg
      841 gcccgtctga ttgcttcctt acactacggg gaacgccggt catgatggtt gttgttaagt
      901 gcaatgagcg cgaggaaatc cgcatctccc gcccgccacg ggattccaag cctcatcctg
      961 ggtgcgacgt tgtcgatttc cgtgtctggt ccaagaccaa gaccggattt cgcccgagca
     1021 atcgtggtgt catgtttgat gccggtctgc tgcacaatgt tctgagggct ttggttgaca
     1081 tcaccaaccg agcgcaggtt gactgatggg cggcgcgtac aaagcaaaca aacgtggcgg
     1141 tccccgccac gttcaactga tggagtggtt tcaggcttcc caagcctggg ccaccctcaa
     1201 gcccggacct cgcgcgctgt atattgagct gaaacgccgc tttaacggcg gcaacaatgg
     1261 cgagatattc ctcagccatc gcgccgctgc gaaagcgctg aacgtcgacc ggaaaaccgt
     1321 cgccgggtac ttcgatatcc tactcgagcg tggcttcatt gtagtcaccc gggggcactg
     1381 ccttgggccc tccggaatcg gccagtctgc cacctatcgt ttgaccgaag agaaaacgtc
     1441 agagggttcg gcgaccaagg aattcatgcg ctggaaacca gctccgaaaa agaaaaagcc
     1501 ccgggtaaaa aatacccatt ccttggggga aaaatgaccc atgggtgggg taaattctac
     1561 ccatttggat actcaaaggc gtaaagatta ccccgctttt tacccaaatg gggcgtccgc
     1621 cgtgggtaaa aactccccca tatatacatc tagccatata cccctgaaca aagtggaagc
     1681 tttcgagcgt gtcttattgg ggctggggct ttgcggcaaa tcaacccgaa gcaacgcgat
     1741 tgcagcacca gaattgcagc gcgtcgtgaa tatcgatcaa gcaaatgagg catgagcaat
     1801 gacggatgaa tccgaacgaa aaaacgtgac caatacgtac actgatgaga gcgggaagtt
     1861 tgctcagggc aatcccggca aaccccgagg aacccggcac agggtcacaa gggcagtcga
     1921 ggaactactt gagggtcaat ctgaggcaat cactcaaaag gcggtagaaa tggcgcttga
     1981 gggcgacagc acagccctgc gtctttgttt ggagcgtatc gcgccatccc gaaaggatgc
     2041 acctgtcaac ttcgaccttc cacccatcaa atccgctgag gacgcctcag aggccgcaca
     2101 ggcggtgcta caggccgttt ctcagggtga ggtcacgccg cttgagggtg caacggtcat
     2161 ggggctggtg gagcagtatc ggcgggtgtt ggaaaccacg gaactggaac gtcggatcgc
     2221 agcattggag gcatcgaaat gagcatcaaa aaccgcgtca aaaaactgga agaaaaatca
     2281 gacaacaagt tcgaggtcgc catcgtgaaa ggcgaattct ttgacaagcg tggtgaacca
     2341 atttcaacag atggagagta ccctcaaaat cttgaagagc gggtccaaag agcaatcgtt
     2401 ggcctttcgg attttgaaga aaccgtcaca ttagagcgtg aggaaagtga gactggtgcc
     2461 gagttcatgc gccgtttcga tcaggctggc aaccttctgg gcaaaggcgt tggggccacc
     2521 gtgactctgc gctgggatgt caaatggatt tgataggaag cacggcggaa atgccgaggt
     2581 gtttatcgac gttctgattt acgaagcacc gccgaggggg gcggcgcaga cgaagaaata
     2641 gtcacggctc atgtcatgtg ggggttgggc aaagttaccc taagattacc ctaaggtacg
     2701 acgcgccgaa ctcgtacccc ctcattgaaa tcgctaatcc ccatcaaggc gcgccgcatc
     2761 actctgctac atgtgttaag tgtttcaatt gaggccctgc ggtgaatagt ctgttgatat
     2821 tcggacatgc gaatatctca tttctgtttc tagccaaatg ttgggaaatt cgcggggcga
     2881 cacgccgaac taactaaccc cctcaaatcc agttggaaaa accagaacgt tctaaaatca
     2941 agacatgccg cccacgttgt caggatcgca ttgtggcaaa tttgtgtcca tgattcattt
     3001 tgaaacttac ggttcgcgat ttggaaacaa agcgtttcga tttatttgca agaattaagg
     3061 gaatccccca atttcgggga aaacgctcaa acgctaggtt gtccataacg gaacaacact
     3121 accacaccgt ataccccctc aagaaagagg ggctggccaa gaccccctca tccagcccct
     3181 caccaccttc actctcaatc atttgtgaga cggtggatct gtcccctgcc cccagagcgg
     3241 aaagatacaa aactctaaca aagccctcgt ctttttcagc ccgctataaa tggggggtaa
     3301 ccgatgaccc ccgtggcgcc ctatcttcag tagacactgg tccagtagcg ccatccactc
     3361 ctacctagga tactggtgac aatttgactg ttgcacccgt agcagaatgt ctgctgggtg
     3421 accgactgcc ccttgcgtcg cccaaataat ttcaggcgcc gcgaaagtct gttttcgtcc
     3481 gattgctgtc attcatgaca ccaccaagcg cagggtgacc gaccgaaagc gtcagatgtc
     3541 agcttggagc ccaaaatgca cctttgtcct atcgcagcga acgcctactt tgacggcatc
     3601 agtaacctct aaaacgcaaa agctgatcac ttcaacaacc agccactaga acaaaaagtt
     3661 gactccaagg ctgttacagg gaagtgttgc ctacaggact ttttacgtgg attttataag
     3721 gtttatttaa actgtgacct cattttcctc atgcatatta gcctccctta aacaaggcga
     3781 aatgcatccg aatttttcta aggcactgct caataaaacg aagagcaaaa tcaataggct
     3841 agatgaacga aactattggg attacaaaga aaaccttgat atttccagtg atgaaggtgc
     3901 tgcgaggctc gcgaagcaaa ttcttggatt ccacaattca caaggtgggg tattaatatt
     3961 cggggttcgc gatgactata aaattagccc catacacttt aacagaatac cagattctac
     4021 cgttataaca gacaaaatat ctaaatattt ccctggctca acaccgtttt ttcgggaact
     4081 aattgagata cgcgaccaca aatacttatg ctgcatattc gtaccaagat ccgactctgg
     4141 cccaattcct gtcgcaagga acggcccatt gaagaagggt cttaaaccta tgtttgtcga
     4201 agggcagata ttctatcgtg cagaaaacag cactaagaca gcaacagata gacaagagat
     4261 acaacgccta tttggagatg cctcattcgc aaacattgag gcttacccgc tcttagtgga
     4321 tgagcctcag ttccgactgc tcagccctga caccgacagg ttcttcgggc gtcgcaatct
     4381 catcgacaaa ctacgtgctg agcttaagtc ccgaagttac gttgtggcac ttgacggtca
     4441 gggcggagtg ggaaagtctg ctgtcgcaat cgaactcctt aaagaattgt acgaggaaaa
     4501 gtcctatctg tttatcgttt cactttccgc taaatcagaa gtttgggtgg ggcacagcgt
     4561 gcctacgcaa gcatctttta gccgcttcag aagctttttg gaaattatcg caaaatcatt
     4621 ggaaattaat attgagcgat caactgatga ggttaagcgc gacatcattg attttatgtc
     4681 aggattaccg ggtattttat ttattgataa cgctgaagag ataaatgatc ctgagataat
     4741 aaaattcata aaggatgaat tgccagatcc agtaaaggct ttgataacta ctcgtctcaa
     4801 gaaggatgta cctgcaagta caatagccgt tgagcctctt gagcccgccg atgctttgaa
     4861 aatgttgtct tatgaattgt cgcggtacgc ggtgtcggag ggaatcagcg aagacgaact
     4921 caacaactta ctgcaacaaa caggcaatgt gccgctggct atcaagtggt gcgcttcact
     4981 ggtctcgaag gctggttccg caaaaggagc actccgatca atgaagggcg caagtacaga
     5041 gaaaaaagag tttctcactt tctgttttga gaatatgtat gaatttctgc cggataacgc
     5101 tcggaaggcg gcaatgctgc ttccctacct cggagaaaac tggacaggga atactctccg
     5161 tttgatactg gatttgggtg cggatgaggt gaaatccgca atttatgaaa tatgcgattc
     5221 tggcttgatt tctgaacgtc ccagtaattc tggcgcgagc tatgtggttc agccgttggt
     5281 tgaagacttc ttaaggcaaa aacttaaacg ctcaccgtta tttgagtctt cagttcgtga
     5341 agcattagtc aatgcatttg aagccgaacc agatgcgctt gtgcgagact ggagttcgaa
     5401 agagaagtcc gtagctgtta tgaactgtgc tcgtgataag atgtcgaaaa gggacttcgg
     5461 aaaagccctt cagttggttc aactggctcg cgaattgcat gattctagag caaagctctt
     5521 tcatgaagga tcactcaagt atttgcttgg caaacattcc tcaggtcatg tgtttatgag
     5581 acaagcactg atgggagaag gagagagtga atggttgacg gcttctgacc ttgacacgta
     5641 cattgaagct gcaaaaaatg ttggaaatga aacagatagg taccgtgctg caaagctggc
     5701 agtgtcgaaa agccagctta cgagccaatt gaacgcgaat actgtttcca ctgtcgtcga
     5761 gcagatgatt tccacccggc tttactctga tttgctgcag ttcttgagcc aagtagcttc
     5821 aagctcaaat ttcaactcgg ttgccgagcg cctaatgcgt cagtggaata attcaatgct
     5881 atggaatgcg tccccaaaaa cttcaaagtt aatcaaggaa aagctgattt cactattagg
     5941 agaagacgca attcctggta ttgagagacg aagctgatag cttaaaaact tgcctgaaag
     6001 acgagtgtca gtgttagtgc ccgcgggccg cctcaaataa tatcactgtt gcggccgggc
     6061 acagtgcatc tacatcatat gcctctttgc attgatgata ggccctttct cctgacttag
     6121 ttgatatcgg ttaagagcta attccaaagc ggactttggg ctaacggcag gtttgtccgc
     6181 acaactgccg ttagtctcgt cgccaaccat caaaaagttc accaaacgtt ccatctgttt
     6241 tgctaagctc tccgaatgtg cggacgactc ggcagaccgg aaatgacatg ggcggagctc
     6301 tatgctttgc agaactggat tgtgaacggc gttcctatcc cagttgagcg tgatccaaac
     6361 gccaaagacc tctcgatgag ctggaacgta aagcccactc agatgctgga tatggcgttc
     6421 attcacgacg accgactgat aagctcaacg gcgcgctggt ggcttgtacc gcactggttt
     6481 aaggaagacg ttaagcagtg gaaaccgacc accttcaacg cgaagataga aacggcacat
     6541 aaactgggct catttcgggt cgcctggaaa agcagccggt gcattattcc cgccagcttc
     6601 tactacgaat ggaccggccc taagggggcc aagcagccat gggttatcaa aacggatacc
     6661 aatgatccgt gcatgtattt cgcaggctta tacagccgtc tctcatcggg cctgaatacc
     6721 tgtacaatcc tcacgcggcc tgccttgcat caaatcgaac acatccatgc caggtcgccg
     6781 gttattctaa cgaatgaaaa ccttttgccc tggatgatgg gtgagattaa ccacgacgac
     6841 gcgcaagaac ttggaaccga atgggaagga cggatgcgct tccacaaggt cgccccgatt
     6901 ggtcgcgacg atgacgggcc agatttaatc gacgttatcg aggcgtaatg gccacgcgca
     6961 gcagatcccc gaagaaatca gcggacgaga agtactttcc aatcagagtg cgggttcaag
     7021 ttcccgaaga agggttcggc aacaaactag ataaaatgca cgcatggctc aatgaacgtg
     7081 ccggtcgtgg ctgctggggc tggaatgcag acaacgtgct atctcgtggc gctcgggatg
     7141 caacttcatt ctatctgctg gatgagcaac tgatagcgcc gtttgttgag gctttcggcc
     7201 tggaactggc tcaaggtgag gctgacctat gcggtgaagg gtctttcaag cacaccggca
     7261 ccgttgatct gattgtaccg gcttcatagg gcttgttgat agcctggtat agtcaagcaa
     7321 gcttgtgtct cagattccgc gtttcgttat acacaagcgg cgcttgaatc aagctcgcct
     7381 tacctcactt cctccaaaac ctccttaacc agccgatgaa gggaaggcga gttttaggga
     7441 gggaatcgcg cataagtgac taacccatct aggtcgggcg aacccaaaag gtcggcagac
     7501 tttcaaattg atcatttgac gcatagtcca aaggcgtcac aatttcgacg tcaccgaaca
     7561 cctcgcgttc aaccgtgtgc ctcagaaccc gctctacata tacggaacag ataagttctt
     7621 cgccacgata accgaccttg aacggtggca gactcagccc ctggcgtgca acacgttggg
     7681 taagcaaagc cttcatggcg aagcttacat cgtattcctt gtccttcagc ccatcaatgg
     7741 cttcatcaaa tcgatcctga tcgataatgg tgtgcttcag tctcagccga tgaatgacat
     7801 cgcgatcacc tgcccattca gagactgttg acctcactac gttgactccc ggcaacgctt
     7861 catagatgcc ttgatggcca tcgtaaattc caacatgcca ccagcgatgc tcggaaacgt
     7921 tcttattcag cagagcctgg taacctgtaa tacgttcacg ccctacaatt tcgtcttcag
     7981 ggccggtaag caagacatca ccgacttgcc agtcgtgcgt attcagtgag accttataac
     8041 cttttggatg ttccagaaca ctggaaggtt cacatggcat cggcgttagg tcggattccg
     8101 cacaagacaa cacatgtctc ctgcgacacg aatgtgtcgg gtcaatcatt gaagtagtcc
     8161 tgaactataa atactgagcc tgcactgagg catccatcgg catctcaaca atcacgcttt
     8221 ccgcgcgaac agggcgatca attatcgcca ctatttcgtc aacattttca tcactagcga
     8281 ggactgtggc atatccgcca acgccgtgta cctgaataat gtcgccgatt tcgattttat
     8341 cgatgacatt aataagctca attgttcgct ttttattctc cacactattc cacaggacga
     8401 gctgcaaagc ccctccaaaa tcatacatat caataacttg gccagcgatc atttgactca
     8461 cctttggcaa taaaactgtt cccagtatgg gaactcagct aactccagtc aactttgtgg
     8521 gcggatacac gccatttggt atgagcacag aaggccaatg tgatcacaaa cacacacatt
     8581 gtttatatac agtttcagca ttggatgcac gcaaacctag ggcaattctt gatttcggcc
     8641 agatttctgt acccgatgaa acaacctcta aagcaacctt gagtggtcat caaatagcac
     8701 cgtttcacac caccagtggg atacatcgcc tgccttcatt tttcacctac aataactggc
     8761 ccgcttgatc cgtgacttgg cctcggtggt ttccaagtgt ttatagcggc caccactgta
     8821 ttttgggcaa tccaaagcct gtcctgctgc aataacggtt gcactcagat ttttaccttc
     8881 aacgaagcat gtgccgatat ggcggtctcc gttcatctcg cctgtgaggt cacatcgagc
     8941 ggttttgcct cgcaggtaat ctatcatcca agccttgctg acttgtcccg cttgggtttc
     9001 cagttcggga gcatcgacac cctcaaagcg aacaggcgtt ccattctttc caaatagaac
     9061 aatcgtatct gcatctcgga catagatatc ggaagacacg attccatcgg aggcgcaggc
     9121 ggtcagtaag gcaatcaaaa agacagttcg tttcaagacg gttttccttg cttggcagtt
     9181 ttagaccgac gttctgcgcg cctatccaac ttcttgttta cccaccaggt aagcactttc
     9241 ccaatcgagt ttccgatgaa tacacaaagc gccaaaatta agatgagttc aatcattggc
     9301 attctttcaa agatagtcga aaatatacag ctacgccgct agacgcgcat gagcaagcca
     9361 ttcgcactaa aggaatattc ttcattcttc ccaatgataa catggtcatg aatgacaatg
     9421 cccattttgt cacaggcatc cttaattcgt tcggtcatga caatatcgga gttactgggc
     9481 gtcgggtcgc cagacggatg gttgtggacg aggatgagcg aactggcgtt cagttccaag
     9541 gcacgtttca caacctcacg cgggtacaca ggaacgtggt ctacagtatc cttggcttgt
     9601 tcctcatcag caatcagaac attcttgcga tccatgtaga gaacccggaa ttgctcaact
     9661 tcgcgatgcg ccattgcggt acgacagtag gtcaccaaat cttcccaaga cgacacaaca
     9721 tcccgcctca ttatctgtgc ctgcgccatt ctatgaccga aggcttcaac aacgcgcaga
     9781 tgatagaaaa cccagtcgtt agccccatct accttgagaa ttcggtgctt tgaggctgca
     9841 atgaccccat tcaggtcacc aaactcggcc agaagacgct ttgctaatgg ctttacgtcg
     9901 atccttggga ttgcgttgaa caacagcaac tccagtagtt catactccgg catcggctca
     9961 tgaccgccct tgagaaatcg ctgtcgtaat cgctcacgat gcccccaata gtgcggacgc
    10021 ttagccccgt catccccttt gaccaaacca cctccagcag cattcttcgg tgataggcgt
    10081 tcacgataaa cgtaggctgg ctgatgtgcc gcttcgacta tcgcatcggg tggcggtgtg
    10141 cgggcgtcta ggtccttcaa cccctgcaat gcatcttctg aaaagccctg ttggccatcg
    10201 tatgttagca acttgccata cttttttctg tctcggccaa tgacctgctt gagatggtca
    10261 atgatttggt tcttcatctc cgcgctcctg cccgaacttg ttttccgagc atgccaagat
    10321 gttggttaat gagtagtaaa aaaggactgt tgcgccatga aatgagtaca ctagttctct
    10381 ggttaagcga ccgatttctt tgaatttccc aatgcagcag cgtagcttga atccgctact
    10441 ctcaggcggg acggtgctga cgaggcaaac cagtactgct ttgagagtta acgaacaaga
    10501 actcatccgt gagaagtaga ggttgcaccg ttcccgacac taccgttttt gcctttgacc
    10561 ttgttttggc ggcaacggtc ctgacagttg cttttcgttg ctcgatttcg ttgagcagga
    10621 agaacactgc tgcaggcttc cccacaaggt ctctcggaat aacgatgcta tccacttttt
    10681 tatccttctg agaaatgccc accagcgcac ccgaactccg gctgcctgaa gctaccctag
    10741 gttgaaaagt ggcaaaattg tggcaacgta ccagtgcgat acgtttgggc agttagtcgc
    10801 ttactaattg ctgctgcttt tgaggtgcaa ctacgctgac gaagagtggt caatgagcca
    10861 cttaactcac tacgacccgc ctcatgtggg ccttagcttc acccacttcc catggcagaa
    10921 cgcacaccgg atggcacagc gtgcccaaaa gctggcgcag aactattcca agggctggca
    10981 ctgcgcctat tgcggcaacc tcatgcccga atgtaaacgg gtggacgccg agtactgcaa
    11041 ggaaggctgt cgcaagatgg cggcgcggaa acggcgtgtt agcagtccaa aaccgtaaga
    11101 aagctatacg gcatactgtt cggtaaatta gctgcacagc atccgggcat ctgctcagat
    11161 agctgtaatc agggcgtttg ccgcacctaa aaaacccgcg actgccgctg cactcgccaa
    11221 taatatacag acgacttcaa tcgcacttag tttcatgttt tgcccccaag caagtctcac
    11281 attggactta gggcaaccgt taacgaccga aaagaacgtc atgatttacg tggcggaagc
    11341 ctgccttgct cgaggcgtca atccgctcaa caatgtatgc atattactta tggttgaggg
    11401 tctgaacggc acttgaaact tgacctgttg cagcactgca ccgcttctat cgcttgagcc
    11461 ctttctctcg tccacacgcc cttatttcgc gtctgagcgt gactatccct gcaacactgg
    11521 tttgggtgag taaagttgtt cataaagctc aacggcagcc agatattcta cgagctgctt
    11581 gccttcctcg gtatccggtt cagatcccca tagatactca atctctcgca gggcggcgca
    11641 gtattcagtc ggggtgagta cagtcgtcat tgtaacacct caaagcttaa atcaatgcca
    11701 agtgtgatac ctgaaagcgc gcgattctgt taggcggctg ttttgacctc aacacggttc
    11761 ggctcaatgt tgtaagaccc gtcggactgg atagcgtaca attgcgctac aaaggattaa
    11821 cgtacattaa gctcagtcaa atcgaggtaa gaaaaggggc acacccacca caagcgcgcc
    11881 ccaccaaacg aattaccaaa aactagcgtt ctcaaataca ccaacgctta ctcgttaatg
    11941 caggcagtgt gtccggttct gagtgggcgg tcagtgaagc gggttacaca ggttagatat
    12001 tatgtggact tcagaggctt cgaccaaagt ttgttagttg caggctgatt gccctgcata
    12061 cataccaacg cctgcacccg ctgcggtcgc cagagtcttg cctgttccgc caccgaaccg
    12121 gtttccaact actcccccaa gggcagcacc acctaagata cctgcagcac agcgtgcgtc
    12181 atgctgtact tgggcttgag ttggcgtggt cggtgctcca catgcagcca cgagcagtga
    12241 aatgccaagt gcacaggtta acagtacttt gttcatctcg attgcctctc aaattaccga
    12301 attagttgtc tgagtaggtg gctcttggtc gtctatagta caaggtatca gcgtctgtgc
    12361 gatttgagct taactaaatc ttaataaagg gaactctggg tccaccccct cgcccgaaac
    12421 tcaatctcct tgagtttgca gagtctcagt tagccagtcc tccgacgcgc aagccgccgt
    12481 tacccaccaa ttgctcaatc ttgcattacg gtcttggcgt cagtagcaac tttctacacg
    12541 ttcacgagca acttgaatgt cttctccaaa tgaagtgtac aattccagat atgggctgac
    12601 agccctattg tccgatacgt aagctcggaa atcgggcaag tcgggatgtt cacttatgga
    12661 gccctgcaga acctcaaatt gcgcctgaga aacagcgttc gatgggtcgg cttcgagcca
    12721 ttgagacata tggtcgtcgc gccaatcgag cacccaaaag tcattgggtg aagctatccg
    12781 gtcgtttcca aaggagccgc cgttggtggt ggcgacaagc aatactatcg attcatgaag
    12841 gcagtttggt tatggggttg gttctttgcg ttgcccatag ttgcaaccac ttatgcgctc
    12901 tggctctaag ccaacggcag ttcatttttt aagggaaaga acgctgtgcg gtgatccgac
    12961 aaaatggggt gcaaataatg cgccctgtcc cccatatgtc ccccagaatc cgagccaggc
    13021 aatatcacac gcacatccat ccagcgccat gtcggcgtaa gtcattgctc tattgtaaga
    13081 aaacagtggt gagccgtgca ggattcgaac ctgcgaccca ctgattaaaa gtcagttgct
    13141 ctaccaactg agctaacggc ccactctttt gttggatctc gatgatccgt ggcgctctgt
    13201 aaggtattta cccaaccggg ttcaagacct taatttgcac ctcggcacgc ttttgtctga
    13261 tgtcagtcca gcgccccgat aggcggccta attaggcagg tggcgctggg gggtcaaccc
    13321 ctattttgtg gaatctttag gacaggctgg attcattttg tcgccggggt tatatgcccg
    13381 caatgcaaac cctaaacgat accggattgc ccattatgaa gatgcacggg ctgggcaatg
    13441 actttgtcgt tgtggatgcg cgcgcgcata cgattccgat cacacccaag atggccaggg
    13501 gaattgggca tcggcagttt ggcgtgggtt tcgaccagct cgcggtgatc gaaagcggaa
    13561 ttgcagatgc gcatctggtg ttctacaacg ccgatgggtc gacctcggca gcctgtggaa
    13621 acgcaacgcg atgtattgcc agattcttgc tggatgaaac cggcagatcg gatctgactc
    13681 tcacgacaga acgcggcatt ctgcaggcac gggacgcagg aaatggcctg acatcggtca
    13741 acatgggcca acctcagctt ctttggaatg agattcccct gaccgaagaa atggacacgc
    13801 ttgaactccc tatcgaaggg ggaccaacag cgaccggaat gggtaatccg cattgcactt
    13861 tctttgtcga cgatgcggag gcgatccctc tcgaagattt cggtgcgcgt tatgaacacc
    13921 atccgctcta tcctgaacgt accaacgtgc aggtagcgca gatcgcaggg ccagacaaaa
    13981 tccgcatgcg cgtctgggag cgcggtgttg ggatcacctt ggcttcgggg tcatcatcct
    14041 gtgccactgc cgtcgcagcg gcccggcgtg gacttaccgg gcgccaggta caagttgatc
    14101 ttgacggtgg gactatatgg atcgactggc gcgatgatgg cgtctggatg acggggccaa
    14161 cagtccacgt tttttcgggt acgctcacgc cggaatttct gaggtctctg gaatgaaccc
    14221 gcccaagttc agtactctgg gttgccgcct gaacgcctac gagaccgagg cgatgaaaga
    14281 gctgtcacag caggcgggcc ttagcgatgc ggtgatcgta aacacttgtg cggtgacagc
    14341 tgaggccgtg cgcaaggcgc ggcaggaaat tcgcaagctg cggcgggaaa atcccgacgc
    14401 tcgcctgatt gtcaccggct gtgccgcgca gactgagccc gagacattcg cgcgcatgga
    14461 tgaggtcgac gcagttatcg gaaacaccga aaagatgcgg cccgaaacct ggaaagggat
    14521 ggccgccgat tttatcggtc agaccgaagc cgtgcaggta gatgacatca tgtctgtcac
    14581 cgaaacggcg ggccatctga tcgacggttt tggcacccgc tcacgcgcct acgttcaggt
    14641 ccagaacggg tgcgaccatc ggtgtacttt ctgcatcatc ccctatggcc gcggaaactc
    14701 tcgcagcgtc cctgcaggcg tcgtggtaga ccagatcaag cggctggtcg ataggggcta
    14761 taacgaagtt gtcctgaccg gagttgacct gacctcatgg ggcgcggacc tgcctgcgca
    14821 acccaagctt ggtgatctgg tcatgcgcat cctgaaattg gtgccggacc ttcagcgcct
    14881 gcggatcagc tcgatcgact cgatcgaggt ggacgagaat ctgatgcagg ccatcgcgac
    14941 cgaaccgcgc ctgatgcccc acctgcatct gtcgctacag catggcgatg atctgatcct
    15001 gaagcgcatg aaacgtcgcc acctgcgcga tgatgccatc cgctttacgg aagaggctcg
    15061 taagttgcgc ccggatatga catttggggc cgatatcatc gcaggcttcc cgacagagtc
    15121 cgaagaccat ttcgagaatt ctctaaaatt ggtcaacgac tgcgacctga cctggctgca
    15181 tgtgtttcca tattcaaaac gcgaaggaac tcccgctgct cgcatcccac agcaggtgaa
    15241 cggaaacgta atcaaggagc gggccgcccg cttacgtgct gccggggatg ccaaggttgc
    15301 gaagcatgtt tcagaacagg ttggaaggta tcacaacata ctgatggaaa accctaatat
    15361 gggtcggacc gaacagttta ctgaagtcac tttttcccag cctcaaattg aagggcagat
    15421 cgtgcgcggg gtgatcacag gcacatcagg tatgcagttg caggcccaac cctgtgctca
    15481 ggtcagtcaa agatagacga caccgaattc ccgctcgatc aactcaaagt cctgttcgcc
    15541 accctcgttc tgccgggagg tttcggccat gaacgcttcg gcgcggtcgc cggggaaaat
    15601 gtagctgatc atacgcacag tctgatcgct attgtttttc atgtaatggg aaactccgcg
    15661 cgggcagtga atggtatccc ctgcgccggc gctgacccac gtgtcaccaa tcttcgcatc
    15721 aaccgtgcct tgaagaatgt gaaacgtctg atcctcccat ttatggtaat gatcaggcac
    15781 cgcgcctcct ggagccataa cgccgtccga gattacgtat tctccgtcgg tggcctcttt
    15841 gcccacaaca actccgacat actcattcgg cgccatcatg tatttcttgc tgccatccca
    15901 atgctgaatg acaacctgtt tacgtgtggc ttcgattttg tctgccatcg ataagctcct
    15961 tcggaatttc tgtattcgct atctgggaac tcgtggcctg aattccagta ggcaccaaag
    16021 aagaaacccc gcaaccgaaa ggtgcggggg tccttgaata aacaatccgg ttggatatta
    16081 gtccttgcgg atcttgccct tgtggggtgc ccacagacgc ttgttcacca gataaagcaa
    16141 cacagacaga accgttagga acagaacacc gacgaacccg gcattcttgc ggtccatcat
    16201 ctttggctca gcggtccaca tcaggaaggc cgcaacgtct tccgacatgg cttcgaccgt
    16261 tgctggatga ccatccgcga attcaacctg atcctcggcc aatggcggtg ccatcgagat
    16321 ccagccaccc gggaaggcct tgttctcata aagaaccgtg cccgcctctt ccttctcttc
    16381 gccggtatag ccatcaagca atgatgcgat atattccgca ccacccatgc ctttgaccag
    16441 ttggttaatc cccaggccgt atgggccatg gaatccggca cgggccttcg ccatcaagct
    16501 caggtccggt gcgccaacgc cagtattggc cgggaagtgg tcggtcggga ttgccgggcg
    16561 gaaatcgtcc agctcgggat cgaacacttc gaaattatcg gccgcatagg tgatgacctg
    16621 ttcttccgag tatcccagat cctcaagcgt ccgcagcggt atgtattgca gaccatggca
    16681 ggccgcgcag acctcagtat agatctgcag accgcgctga agctggttct gatcccaggt
    16741 tccaaacggt ccctcgaacg agaagtcgaa gtcttcgatg tgctgctcac caccacctgc
    16801 cgcaaaggtc gaggcgggcg caagggccag agcgaacgcg gcaccgattg caagtttctt
    16861 gaacatgttt ccggtccctc ttcttactcg gccggcgtgg cgtcggcgtc agccttgcca
    16921 taatgcgcgt tgaagtcttc ttcgatggtt tccggctgtg ccagaggttt ctcgatcacg
    16981 ccaaggatcg gcaggatcac gaagaaatat gcgaaccagt aggcggacgc gatcagcgag
    17041 aaggtcgcat agggctcttc cgcgggcatc gcccccaacc acatcagggc aaagaagtcg
    17101 atgaccagca ggtagaacca ccatttgaac atcgggcggt atttgcccga acgcactgtc
    17161 gatgtgtcca gccaaggtgc cagggccatt gccaggatcg caccgaacat cgccagaaca
    17221 ccaaagaact tggcatcgat gatgccgccg gtgatgaagc tggcaaactg aacgacccag
    17281 acctcgccgg tgaaggcacg caggatcgcg tagaacggca ggaagtacca ttcaggaacg
    17341 atgtgcgcag gtgtgaccag cgggttggct tcgatgtagt tatccgggtg gcccagatag
    17401 ttcggcatgt agccaacgat ggcccagaac acgacaagaa taaccgccag agcgaacagg
    17461 tccttgatca cgaaataggg ccagaacggc agcgtgtctt tctcggcctc ggccttcgaa
    17521 ccacggcgca cttcaacacc cgtagggttg ttgttgccag tggtgtggaa ggcccagata
    17581 tgcacgatga ccagcgctgc gataacgaaa ggcagcaggt agtgcagcga gaagaaacgg
    17641 ttcagcgtgg cgttgtccac cgcaggtccg cccagcagcc aggtctggat cgcgtcaccc
    17701 acaaacggga tcgcgccaaa caggccggtg atcacggtcg caccccagaa ggacatctgg
    17761 ccccagggca gaacgtagcc catgaaggca gtgcccatca tcatcaggta gatcagcata
    17821 ccgatgatcc acgtgatctc acgcggggct ttgtacgagc cgtaaaatag gccgcggaag
    17881 atgtgaatgt agaccgcaac aaagaacagc gacgcgccat tcatgtgcag ataccgcagc
    17941 atatagccgc cattcacgtt gcgcatgatg tgttcgatgc tggcaaaggc cagatcgaca
    18001 tgcggggtat agtgcatcac cagaacgata ccggtgacga tttgcagcgc cagacagaac
    18061 gtcagaacga taccccaaat ccacatccag ttcaggttct ttggggtcgg gatcatcagt
    18121 gtatcataca gcaggccgac aatcggcagg cggctgttca gccacttttc gccgcttgtc
    18181 ttcggctcgt aatgatcgtg gggaattccg gacataagtt gggtctccct tagccgagtt
    18241 tgattgtgct gttgtccacc cattcagcgg gcgggacagg caggttctcg ggcgcggggc
    18301 ccttacggat acggccggcc agatcgtagt gcgaaccgtg gcaggggcag aaccagccgc
    18361 cgaaatcacc ggcatcgccc agcggcacac atccaaggtg agtacagacg cccatctgaa
    18421 cgatccatgc acccggcgct tcgccttcgg gcgacggcat gacgcggttg gcgtcagttg
    18481 ccggtgcatc ggctgcaata ttgaagttac gcgccagcgg atcaggcaga gcatccacgc
    18541 cttcagcgtc ctgctctttg gcttcctgga tctcggcacc agttcggtgg cggatgaaaa
    18601 caggtttgcc caaccatttc acggtcagct gcgtgcccgt ctcaaccccg ctgacgtcaa
    18661 cacggatcga ggacagcgcc tgaacgtctg ccgagggatt catttgattt accaggggcc
    18721 aaacggcagc ccccgtcgca acgacacctg cgccgccagc gacgtagtac agaaaatctc
    18781 tgcgggtgcc ttcgtggtct tcagcgtggg acacgaggtt atctccgaat tgtctggcgc
    18841 ccgcgaacgg gcatatagct cgcgcaccgc atgaactgcg gcgtcttaaa gggggtatct
    18901 atcggggaga atagagttcg tccagcgctc ttaaacgcgc aatacgccgc atctaagcaa
    18961 tcatttcacg gtgaaagggt aaaatttcaa tatcaaatgc agattttagt cttctgggca
    19021 gccactaggc ccagtggtca tgtggtgtga ttcggggctg gcctgcggat tggcgcatcc
    19081 gggtttatcc accttcactc cctttcaaga tcgtcgaaac gacgctgaat ttgccagagt
    19141 tttgccacga tattttccaa attaacgcga acatgatgag attaaattat taatttaaaa
    19201 tagatatttc aaagatatag cagaatatcg aattccgatt gcactcattg cgggaatacg
    19261 tgaaaggccg aaggaaatca ccaagcagcc ggagaattcc aatgccaaag attgcagcaa
    19321 ccgcggttct atttacgatt ctgagtacag cacaagctat tgcagccgga gaccccgcaa
    19381 aaggcaaaca actctataac cgatgctcat cctgccacgc gatcatcaag gatggcgatg
    19441 ttttggtcaa aggcggcatt acggggccga atctctatgg cgtagttggt cgcgtggccg
    19501 gaaccgaaag cgattatctg tacggaagcg agcgtctgcc cattggcatg tttaccgatg
    19561 acatgatccg tgccgggcaa gaagggctgg tatggaccga agaaaacatc gccgcctatt
    19621 cacaagaccc gatcaacttc atcaaagaat atctgaatga tgaaaccgcc cgcccgaata
    19681 tgagcgtaaa gctgaagaaa ggagcggatc acatagccgc ctatctcgcc accttcacta
    19741 ctcagtaaac taggtgattt ttaaattttg gcctcgcgca tgagcgaggc caatgacccg
    19801 acctcagccc caatcccagc agattggacg tgatcagcgg cgcgttggcg cgcaacgtcg
    19861 ggcttattct ggttaagttt ccaagtgcca tcaatgtccg agaccgtaag tcggcatggc
    19921 acaatcatcc gcatcatccg atccaacgca tctggtgtca tcttcgacgc cagccatgga
    19981 ggcttaggca acaggcgatt ctcgaaatca gcggcctgtc ggtccagcag gcctcgcaac
    20041 tcttccacgg ggcgcatctc aagcacgccg gtcagatgca ccgcaacata gttccaggtc
    20101 gggacctgat catcgacgcc ataccaatca ggcgagatat acccatcagg ccctgaaacg
    20161 gcgatccgcg cagattgtgg ctgcttcaat gcacgcacga tcgggtttga ccgcactaga
    20221 tgcagatccg cccattcgac atcttcgctc agcaagaaag gaacgtggct cagtaatggc
    20281 gcttccggtg tcgagactgc tagaacgcca aaggcgcgat ctcggacaaa atcgatatga
    20341 cgcgcacgcg cctcgttgcg aaaggcaggg ttaggatgca tttgggtcct ccgtccaatt
    20401 tctcttgcag aaccagtatc gaattggcaa ggtccacctc gttctcaggg cggggcgaaa
    20461 ttccccaccg gcggtatgcg ggctcgaccc gtaagcccgc gagcggcccc gaccttcggg
    20521 gtgtcagcag atctggtgag aggccagagc cgacggttac agtccggatg aaagagaacg
    20581 tgcagcacgc cggtaatgcg gtgtgcccgc tcgtgatcgc cttgggtgaa gtgtctgttt
    20641 gctaaggaga tcatgatgac acacacccgc tatgctttcg tcaaagccaa ttggcattct
    20701 gatatcgtgg atcgcgccct tgatgggttc ttgcaactca tccccgccga acaggtcgat
    20761 atatttgacg tccccggcgc gtttgaaatg cctttgattg cgcgcgatct ggctcaaacc
    20821 ggtcaatacg cggccatagc ctgtgcagcc ttcgttgtgg atgggggcat ctaccggcac
    20881 gattttgttg ctcaggccgt ggttgatggt ttgatgcgcg ccgctatgga caccggtgtc
    20941 ccagtgctgt cggtctcgct gacgccgcat caatatcagg aaaccgatca tcacaacgcc
    21001 atctaccgcg agcactttgt gcaaaaaggg cgcgaagccg cacaggcggc ccaaaaggtc
    21061 accaagaccc gcgcgaacat cgctgctgcg gcctgacagc aagcggtcgg ggtcaccctc
    21121 gaccgcaaat ccgcttgagg ccaagccccg cgcccgctaa tcacgttccg caaaggagca
    21181 cgccccatgt cgatgaacag ctttggacac cttttccgag tcaccacctg gggtgaaagt
    21241 cacgggcctg cattgggggc caccgtcgac ggctgcccac cgggtgtgca aatcaatgag
    21301 actatgatcc agcactggct ggacaagcgt aaaccggggc agaacaagtt tacgacccag
    21361 cggcgcgagc ccgatcaggt caaaatcctg tccggtgttt tcgaaggcca gaccaccggc
    21421 acgcctgtac aattgatgat cgagaacacc gatcagcgct cgaaagacta cggtgacatc
    21481 atggacaagt tccgccctgg tcacgctgat attacttact ggcagaaata cggtattcgc
    21541 gattatcgcg gtggcggacg cagctcggcc cgggaaacgg cttcgcgtgt cgccgctgga
    21601 gggttggcgc gcgaagcaat caagcagatc gccccgaatg tgcaaatcac cggttatatg
    21661 acacagatcg gcccgcacaa aatcgatcgt ggaaatttcg actggtcgca gatcgaacaa
    21721 aacccgttct ggacgccgga cgctaaatct gccgaggatt gggcggtcta tctcgatgat
    21781 ctgcgcaagt ccggaaactc ggtcggcgca gtggtcgagg tcgtggcacg tggtgtcccc
    21841 gcggggctgg gcgcaccaat atacgcaaag ttagacactg atcttgctgt cgcgatgatg
    21901 tcgatcaacg cggtaaaagg cgtcgagatt ggcgagggta tggcggctgc agaactgacc
    21961 ggcgaagcca acgctgatga aatctttatg ggtcagaacg gcccgcaata cagctcgaac
    22021 catgcaggcg gcattttggg cggcatttcc accggacagg acgtcgtcgt gcggtttgcg
    22081 gtcaagccga cctcgtcgat cctgaccact cgcaaaacca tcaccaaatc cggtgaagag
    22141 accgagatca tcaccaaagg acgccacgat ccctgcgtcg gcatccgcgc cgtaccagtg
    22201 ggagaagcga tgatggcctg tgtaatcctc gatcacctgc ttctgcatcg cggccagatc
    22261 ggcgagaacc gtggacggat tggctgatca tcgcgcggcg cttcgggcgg tcgtcacgca
    22321 gcgaatgctg accgatccgg cgcatgatct ggcgcatctg gatcgggttt ggatgaacgc
    22381 acaggctatt gctgaccagc gcaccaacca gcgtgtattg ctcgccgcct gttatctgca
    22441 tgatctggtc aatctgccca aggacgatcc caaccggcat ctggcgtcgc aacaatcggc
    22501 cgctgaatca gagcctattc ttgccgaact tgactttacg gcgtcggaaa tttgcgcgac
    22561 gcaacacgcc attgctgcgc acagctactc cgccaacatc cctcctgaat cgcccgaggc
    22621 atgtatcctg caggacgcgg atcgactgga cgcacttggc gcgatcggga ttgcccgcac
    22681 cttcgccgtg tcggcagcat tggggcgggc gttgtatgat atcgccgatc ccttcgccga
    22741 agaccgcgac ttggatgacc agagatttgc aatcgaccat tggaagctca agctgctgaa
    22801 cctgccagct gaaatggtga ctgatcgcgg acgggattta gcgcacaagc gggttactca
    22861 aatgctcggg tttcttgaga tattctcgga agaaatcggg cacccactcc caatcaactg
    22921 gaaatctgtc tgattggtac aatcccatcg ttgatctttt gcgcgcgaaa gcgcaggttc
    22981 gcgccatggc aaaatcctta acatcgcatc gtccggcatt agccgtggcg ctgaaactca
    23041 gtgcgctggt gctgttcaca gtaatgtccg ccttggtcaa ggcgctgtcg gatgatttcc
    23101 ctccgggcga aatggtgttt ttccgctcgc tcttcgccat tccggtcatc atcgcttggt
    23161 tgtcatggcg cggagagctg acgcatggtt tcatcattaa gaagcccatg ggccatttct
    23221 ggcgcggtgt attgggcacg tcggccatgg gattgacctt taccggactt agcctgctgc
    23281 ctttgcccga ggtcacggcc atcggttatg ccacccctat cttcacgctg atcctggccg
    23341 caatcatgtt gggtgaacgg atacgaatga tccgcatcgg cgccgttgcg cttggtcttg
    23401 tcggcgttct gataatgatc tggccgcgcc tgggctcggg tactgctgaa accgccgcaa
    23461 tgatcggagc gctctgtgta ttggcggcta ccgtcgcgcg cgcttttgtt cagatacaca
    23521 ttcggcaact tgtgcaggtg gatcatccag ctgcaattgt gttctacttt tcactcaccg
    23581 caactttgct ttcaagccta tcggtgtttt ggggctgggt tgtcccaagc tgggaacaag
    23641 ccgcattgct ggtgacaatg ggcttgatcg gcggagtggc gcagattctc gtgacatcct
    23701 cgtacaaatt cggccaagcc tcgatgttgg cgccttacga ttatacgacg atgctgtttg
    23761 ccatcatcat cggctatatc tggtttgatg agcttcctac cctggtgatg ctgggtggtg
    23821 cggcgctggt gattgccggc aatgtcgtag tcatcctacg cgaacgccaa cttggactcg
    23881 atcggaccaa ggcgcggtct gtaaccgacc ccaaagcatg actttacctt tcgcaaactt
    23941 cccctagttt ggggcgcgac attcccatga ggtttcccga tgagcgacgc acaaaaccac
    24001 aaagaaaaga tgcaagaagt gcaggcgaag caccgcaaaa aagtctcgga agcggttgat
    24061 cccggtcggg gattggtgct gatcaacacc ggcaagggca agggcaagtc ctcggccgca
    24121 tttggtgtag taattcgcgc cttgggttgg ggtcagaaag tggctgtggt tcagttcatc
    24181 aaaggcaaat ggaagacggg tgagcgcagg ttctttgaag agcgtgatct ggtcacctgg
    24241 cacacaatgg gcgaaggctt cacctgggat acgcaagacc gcgaacgtga cattgctgcc
    24301 gcgacggcag cctttggcaa ggcgtgtgat ctgatgaaaa gcggcgacta tgatcttgtt
    24361 gttttggacg agatcaatat cgcgctgcgc tacgaatacc tttcagtaga gactgttatt
    24421 gacggtctta aggcccgttc ggacaaaacc agcgtattcc tgacaggccg ggatgcaccc
    24481 caagctttgc gcgaatatgc ggatctggtg accgagatga ccgaagagaa gcacccgttt
    24541 caggccggta tcaaagccca gcggggtgtg gatttctaaa cccgcacttc cccttcattc
    24601 agcgcgcgct gtgatgcgcg cctgacaggc tcaggtgtca cgacggggtg ttcctcgagc
    24661 ttgcgacaac gttcggcatc acaggtcttg tgatcaagat aagcggcgac atctgaggtc
    24721 agcgcatcgc aatcacatga cgcacaacag ggatcgccca tcaattcttc gaaacgttcg
    24781 cgcaatcgca gcctctttgt ggtcgtttcc ggggcgatgg caggccttca catctgcaca
    24841 agctgagcct acagatcgcc ccagaacctg gagcttgata tcaaaatctg gcgttgcatt
    24901 atatctgatt gtttttatcg gaaatttcaa gccttaaatt cgattacatc atcgccagct
    24961 caatttgggc aaatcgcctt attagagcca aaaaaggaag agggccacgc agaaatccgc
    25021 acagcccgtc aatgatttac agatttggta ttcggtcaga caacaacacc tttttcgggc
    25081 gcactaagcg atatgaccgc gacaacagcg gcaccgttca cccagtagaa cagggcgtca
    25141 atgccggaaa atccaagcag gctgggcgcc atcagaaagg taataccaac aagaagatct
    25201 acagcgaggt ggaacttgta ggacagcacc ctccagattc cgagatgatg atctgtcaga
    25261 acggtcaata cgaaggcggc cacgcctgta accacggaca gccagagcgc caaggggttg
    25321 gactgaccaa gccctagaac aaagggcaac accatcagcg caatcgcaac cgggtagtcg
    25381 agatacgcat ggacagagcg ggtgacaaaa cgcagggaca tttcaacttc ctttccttaa
    25441 tgagtgatgg ctaaaggata ggagcagcga tccgaacgga gtatacttgg tcgtttgata
    25501 aactttgcag atcgttcgaa atacaagaac gatcagtgca gtgcccgata ggcggcggga
    25561 gatacgccaa cctgcttctt gaacacgcgc gaaaacgcgg cctcagaggc atatcccacc
    25621 tcggcagccg catccgcaac attccagcgg ttttcggtca acccatgaca ggctatctgc
    25681 atccgccaat ctgtcagata ttgtatcgga gttgttccca tcttctgggc aaaaagctgg
    25741 gcaaacgcgg tgcgcgacat cgctgcctcg cgcgcgagtg aggcaacact ccactcctgt
    25801 gcgggggact gatgaaatgc cgtcagcgcc cgcgagatgc gcgggtcggc aaacccggcc
    25861 agcgcggcat catccgggct ttggtgttcc agataggccc gtattgcttg cgcaaacagc
    25921 acttcagaca gtttcaaagc aattaaatcg ccgccaatgc gtgcgccgga cacctctgat
    25981 ccgatcatgc gcagggtcgc ctcaatccag gtgccagcgt cctccccgta gttctcgatc
    26041 agaatatagg gcggcagccg atcgatcagc atatgcccag tccctttccg accggcgggt
    26101 cccgtaaacg agaaatgacc gcagatcagc tgcgtatcgc gttcttcttc cgccccgcca
    26161 tagaccagca caccgtcgcc cgtgtagccg gactgatcca acacctgctc aagtggcaga
    26221 gcgtcatagg gtttgacctc gttgcacagc agcgcgtgtg acgcgccatg tgggatcaag
    26281 atcaggtcgc cctgccgcaa ccgcagcgtc tcgccagttg caggcaggta aaccttaagc
    26341 tcaccgcgct gaacaaagtg aaagcgggcc acgttctcgt agctcggcac ctgtatcccg
    26401 aacggtgggg taaaggatgt gcgaaagtaa aacgtgccac gaagagacag gcgggtgaga
    26461 atatcgctga gaagatccaa catggatcaa gaatacggtc tcacacgcag gcgtccatat
    26521 ctcgggacga tctgcacaaa aatttgcacg gcttgcaatc agaacccccg cccgagcggg
    26581 ggttcaaagc ggtattaact tacgcgcgga ccagcttttc gtagtcttcg gcgatttcac
    26641 gggtcagatc gccaacctca aaggtatagt cgccgatctg cccgaccgga gtgacttcgg
    26701 ctgctgtacc tgtcagccaa cactgttcga aatctgccat ttcttcgggt ctgatgcggc
    26761 gttcgtggac agtgacgccc ttgtctttca gcatctggat caccgtctga cgggtgatgc
    26821 cgttcaggaa gcaatcggcc agcggggtgt gcacttctcc gtctttcacg aagaagacgt
    26881 tggcacccgt cgcttctgcc acgttgccgt tgtaatccat gaacaaagcg tccgagcagc
    26941 ctttggcctc ggccttatgc tttgaaatgg tgcagatcat gtaaagaccc gctgccttgg
    27001 catgtaccgg aatggtttcc gggctgggtc gtttccactc ggcgatgtcc agcttggcac
    27061 cttgcatctt ggcatcaccg taatacgcac cccaaggcca aacagcgatg gccatccgaa
    27121 cggggttctt ggcggaagcg acacccatat cctcaccaga gccacgccag accagagctc
    27181 ggacataagc atcctgaaga ccgctggctt tcagcgcctc ttcctttgcc gcctcgatct
    27241 catcaaccga gtaaggcatt ggcatatcca gagcctcggc cgaggcgatc aggcgttccg
    27301 aatgttcgcg gcttttgaag atcttgccgt tataggcgcg ctcaccctca aacactgaag
    27361 acgcatagtg catcgcgtgg gacagaatgt gcacattcgc ttcgcgccag ggcacaagtt
    27421 cgccatccat ccagatgaca ccgtcgcgat cgtcatatcc cgccatgcga aacctcctga
    27481 gccgggctag atttccgaat gttgcgccgt ttaggtccgc atcggacata atgttgcgca
    27541 aaaactgcga ttcgatacct gtgcgcactt ggaatgtcaa taaggctgac ataaagtcag
    27601 atcatattgc gaatgaggtc caacatgtcc gacatccgtc ccgccccggt ctttggcgga
    27661 gaaagcctgt tgtttctgac agatgagcaa ctgaggcagg gtatcgaggc catgttcttt
    27721 gcctatcgcg gctttaccgc ggaccctgac cgtatcctga cagaattggc ctatggtcgg
    27781 gcgcatcacc gggccatcca cttcatcaac cgagcgccgg gaacgacggt caacaatctg
    27841 ctggccatat tgggtgttac caaacaatcg ctgaaccgcg ttctgcgtag cctcatcgaa
    27901 gatggtctgg tcgaaagccg agtcggaaca gtggacaaac gtgaacgcca cctatttctg
    27961 acggataagg ggaaggcgct agaggccaaa ctctccgacg cccagcgcgc ccggatgcgc
    28021 gcggcctaca aggatgcggg ccccgaagca gtggccgggt ttcgcaaagt gcttgaagcg
    28081 atgatggatg ctgatatgcg tcgtgcatat acaaaactgc gggatacgac ttcatgagcg
    28141 aaatggacgc ccatcttctt atcgtcgatg atgacgagcg cattcgtgac ctgctcaagc
    28201 aattcctgat gcgcagcggg ttcttggtga cttctgcgcg cgacgcggcc catgcgcggc
    28261 gggtgttgtc agggttggat tttgatatga ttgtgctgga tgtgatgatg cccggtgagg
    28321 atggcgtcag cctgacacgg gccttgcgcg aaacgcattc caccccgatc ctgttgctga
    28381 cggcaaaggg cgaaaccgag catcggattg ctggtttgga agccggagct gatgactact
    28441 tggccaagcc gttcgaaccc aaagagttgc tacttaggat caatgccatt cttcgccgga
    28501 tgccggaaac gcccgcgcag gacgcggtgg ccaagattct gcatcttgga ccaattcgct
    28561 acgatatcga gcggggtgag atgtggcagg gcgaagatcc ggtgcgcttg actgcaacgg
    28621 aaagccagtt gatgaagata ttctcggccc agcccggcga accgattagc cgtgccaagc
    28681 tggtcgagga cctggggcgc gacaagggac aggcgcagga acgtgcggtg gacgtgcaga
    28741 tcacccgctt gcgtcggaag ctggagcagg atccgaaaca gcctcggtat ctgcagactg
    28801 tgcgcggtgc gggctatatg ctggcgccgg actgatgagc cgtcgcgcgg cgtttttagg
    28861 ccttcggcga ggatatttta gccagatgaa gatgagatcc tgatgaaaac cgctttgctg
    28921 acccacgcag attgtcttaa tcatgtgacg ccagaggggc atccagagcg ggtggcgcgg
    28981 ttggaacata tccttcatgc gcttgaggat ttggatttgc agcgtgtgac agcgccgttg
    29041 gcagcggatg atgatttgct acgagttcat ccgcagaacc atatcagtga tattcttgac
    29101 caaaggccct cggatgggtt caagcagatt gatggggata cattcatgtc tccaggatct
    29161 gttgatgcgg cctatcgcgc ggcaggtgcg gtggtgcgag ccgtcgatct ggtactgggc
    29221 ggtgaagcac cgaatgcgtt ctgtgcgata cgaccgccag gccaccatgc cgagacggaa
    29281 acggccatgg ggttctgtct gtttggcaat gccgcgttgg ctgcaaagca tgcactggat
    29341 catcacgggt tgaaccgcgt ggcagtgttg gattttgatg ttcatcatgg caatggcacg
    29401 caggatttgc tgtgggacga aaagcgcgcg ctggtgatca ccagtcagca gatgccgtta
    29461 tggcccggct ctggccgtac tgacgaaacc ggcgcttatg ggacggtttt gaatattcct
    29521 ttggcaccgg gcacaggcgg agcggagatg cgagccgctt atgaggcgca agcttttcca
    29581 cgactgcgcg cattcaagcc ggaactaatt attgtctccg ccgggtttga tgcccatcag
    29641 gatgatccgt tggcaaatct taactggtcc acgggtgatt tcgcctggat cacggcggag
    29701 ctgtgcaaga ttgctgatga agtgtgtgat gggcgtatcg tctcgactct ggaaggcggg
    29761 tatgatctga acgcattggc cgaggcgaca cgcgcccatg tggaagaatt gatgaaggca
    29821 gcacaatgac cgatacccca gtcgaacaga tgacctttga acaggcgatg aaagagcttg
    29881 aggccgtggt gggtcagctg gaacgcgggg atgtggcgct ggatcagtcg atcgctttgt
    29941 atgagcgggg tgcggcgttg aagaaacgct gtgaggatga gctgaaacgc gccgaggaaa
    30001 aggtggccgc gatcactttg gacgcagatg gccagccaac cgggacgacg cctgtcgaag
    30061 gtcagtaaat gtttcgtgaa aagctggcac aggatgccgc gctgattcaa gaccatttcg
    30121 atctggttct ggggacgttg gacgatctgg atgtgacaca ggcgatggcc tatgccaccg
    30181 cgggcggcaa gcgtctgcga gggtttctgg tactggaaag cgcgcggtta cttggcgtcg
    30241 atgcggctcg ggcgatctgg ccggcgacgg ggatcgaagc gctgcatgca tactctctgg
    30301 tacatgacga cctgccctgc atggatgatg atgacctgcg gcgaggacgc cccacagtcc
    30361 atgtgaaatg ggatgaaggg acagccgttc tggctgggga tgcgctgcag acacttgcgt
    30421 ttgagctttg cgtgcggcca gaggtcggaa atgctgaaat gcgcgccgaa ctggctctaa
    30481 cactggcaaa agcgagcggc gcgcagggta tggttctggg tcaggcgctg gatattgcgg
    30541 cggagacggc agcagagcca ctgacactgg atgagattac gcaactgcaa gtgggcaaga
    30601 ccggcgcgtt gatcgaatgg tccgcctgtg caggcgcgcg gttagcgcag gccgatcctg
    30661 cccccttgcg ccaatatgcc caggcgcttg ggcttgcctt tcagatcgcg gatgacatca
    30721 tggatgttga aggagatgcc gaaaaggcag gaaagcgctt gcagaaggat gcagaggcgg
    30781 gcaaggcgac ctttgtctcg cttcttggtc tggatgcggc taaatccggt gccgctgagc
    30841 ttgtggatca ggcttgtgct gcgttggatg aatatggccc cgcggcagaa accttgaagc
    30901 aggctgcccg cttcgttatt gcccgggaca gctaagccag gaacgccaaa tgtctgaccg
    30961 cccgaatacg cccttgttgg accttgtgag ccgcccagcg gatctgaagc agttttcaga
    31021 tgcgcaactg catcaggtcg cacatgaatt gcggaccgaa acgatctctg cagtatcggt
    31081 taccggaggg catctgggcg cgggtctggg cgtggttgag ctgaccactg cgcttcacgc
    31141 agtgttcgat acaccccgcg acaagatcat ctgggacgtc ggtcaccagt gttatccaca
    31201 caagattctg accgagcgcc gcgatcggat tcgtaccctg cgtatgaaag atggcctgag
    31261 cggattcacc aaacgcagcg aaagccctta tgacccgttt ggcgcggccc attccagcac
    31321 ttcgatcagc gccgcgctgg gatttgccgt ggcccgtgat ctgggcggtg tgacgcccga
    31381 aggtctgggc gatgcgattg ccgtgatcgg cgatggctcg atgtctgcgg gcatggcatt
    31441 tgaggcgatg aacaatgcag ggcatctgaa gaaacgcctg atcgtgatcc tgaacgacaa
    31501 cgagatgagc attgcgccac ccgtgggtgc tttgtccaac tacctatcgc gcatttatgc
    31561 ggaagagccg tttcacgatc tgaaagcggc cgccaaaggc gcggtgtcgt tgctaccgga
    31621 acccttccgt gaaggggcca agcgcgccaa ggacatgttg aagggcatgg ccatgggcgg
    31681 gacgctattt gaggaattag gcttttctta tctcggcccc atcgacggcc atgatctgga
    31741 ccagttgttg ccggttttgc gtgcggtcaa ggccaaagcg acaggtccga tcctgatcca
    31801 cgtattgacc aaaaagggca agggttatgc ccctgccgaa caggcacgcg acaagggtca
    31861 cgcaaccgct aagttcgatg tagtgacggg tgagcagaaa aaggcaccat ccaacgcgcc
    31921 gtcttacacg tcggtctttg gcaagaccct ggtcgaggaa gcggctcggg atgacaagat
    31981 cgtcgccgtc accgctgcaa tgccggatgg gactgggctg aacctgtttg ctgagcgcta
    32041 cccttcgcgg tgttttgatg tggcgattgc cgaacagcat ggtgtgacat tctcggctgc
    32101 gctggccgcc ggcgggatga agccgttctg tgcaatgtat tccactttcc tacagcgtgg
    32161 ctacgatcag gtggtacatg acgtagccat ccaacgcttg ccggtgcgct ttgccgtcga
    32221 ccgtgctgga ttggtcggag ccgatggcgc aacccatgcg ggatcgtttg atattgctta
    32281 cttggccaac cttccgggca tggttgtcat ggccgccgcg gatgaggctg agttgatgca
    32341 catggttgcc actgccgtcg cttatgatga tggtccgatc gccttccgct atcctcgcgg
    32401 cgaaggggtg ggcgttgact tgcccgagcg cggtgaagtg ttggagatcg gcaaaggccg
    32461 catgatccaa aaaggtgcgc gtgtagcact gctgtccttc gggacgcggc tggccgaggt
    32521 gcagaaggcg gccgaggcgc tttccgcgcg cgggatcgcc cccaccatcg ccgatgcgcg
    32581 ctttgccaag cctctggatc gggatttgat ccttgatctg gccgcgaacc acgaggcgtt
    32641 gatcacgatc gaggaaggcg cagttggcgg tttcggcagt catgttgcgc agcttttggc
    32701 cgatgagggc gtgttcgacg aagggttgaa gtatcgctcg atggtgttgc cggatatttt
    32761 catcgatcag gcaaacccag cggatatgta cgcggtcgct ggtatgaatg cagagcagat
    32821 cgaggccaaa gtgctgtcga ttctgggcgt cacgacgatt ggcgaaaaac gcgcctgaat
    32881 cggcgaattc atttggcgca aacgcgtggt cgtgatttaa gtttcataga cacatctgaa
    32941 attgtgcatt ttttgcacat gttttttgcc tctgcgggga aataacagct ttgaaaatga
    33001 cataggtcaa tatcctgatg ttcgggttac actagaaccc gactcggggt gaggctgctc
    33061 cttgcccttt atgcataagg tcgcaagcga atgaacaagc tagccagccg ccgtgcgttt
    33121 cttaagggaa aagtgctgcg caatgatcaa aactccatcc gcccgcctgg ggcagatgca
    33181 gccgagtttc ttgagctgtg cacgcaatgc gacgaatgcc gcgaggcatg tcccgaagac
    33241 atagtcaagt tcgacacaca gggcttcccc gtcgtccagc tggatgcagg cccctgcaca
    33301 ttctgcggtg attgcgccaa tgcttgcccg accggagcat tgaaccccga acatatcgcc
    33361 gactggccct ggcgcgccag agttgctgcc acgtgcctgt cgatgaacgg cgtcagctgt
    33421 cgggtctgtc aggatgtctg cgaccaccgt gcaatccgct ttcaattgca gaccggtggc
    33481 cgcgccgaac ccgtactcga caccgatacc tgcaccggct gcggcgcctg cgccagcgcc
    33541 tgccccgccg gttccgtcag ctttgaacgc cacaccccgc ccacgcagga ggtcgcctaa
    33601 tgaacatctg tggatgcctc gttcatgtaa cccccgaaac cacgcagagt gcacaggcca
    33661 cgattgcggg tacaaacggg gcagaggttc acgcggcatc tgaggatggc cgcattgttg
    33721 ttgtggtcga ggatacgcct gaaaaattgg catccgagac gatcatggat ctgcatcaga
    33781 tcccgggcgt gatctctctg accttgactt atcaccattt cgaagacctt gcggagaccc
    33841 gtccgcacct taacgcttct cgccagatat aaagccggag acccatgtca tgaccatctc
    33901 tgaatcccgc cggacctttc taaaatcaac cgccgccgct gcgacagcat cagccgcagg
    33961 tttgccgctt gctaccgggc aggccagcgc tcaagtcggc aaccccgaca tccgttggga
    34021 caaagccgcc tgccggttct gcggcaccgg atgctcggtc ctggttggta ccaaagacgg
    34081 gcgcgtcgtc gccacgcagg gcgacccgga cgcgccggtg aaccgcggtc tgaactgcat
    34141 caagggctat ttcctttcaa agatcatgta cggcaaagac cgtctgacca caccgatgct
    34201 gcgcaagacc aatggcgaat acgataagaa tggtgaattc gaacccgtca gctgggacga
    34261 agccttcgac gtcatggccg ccaagtggaa agaggccctt gccaagaaag ggccgaccag
    34321 tgttggtatg ttcggctcgg gccagtggac cgtttgggaa ggttatgccg ctgccaagat
    34381 gatgaaagcg ggatttcggt ccaacaacat cgacccgaac gcgcgccact gcatggcctc
    34441 agcggttgtc ggctttatgc ggacatttgg cattgatgag ccgatgggct gctatgacga
    34501 ttttgagcat gccgatacgt tcgtgctctg gggctcgaac atggccgaga tgcacccgat
    34561 cctgtggtca cgcctgaccg acacgcgtct gaccaaaccg ggatccgaag tgcatgtgct
    34621 gtcgacttat gaacaccgct cgttcgagct ggccgataac ggcatggtct tcgcaccaca
    34681 aaccgatctg gcgatcctga actacatcgc caattacatc atccagaacg gcgctgtgaa
    34741 cgaagacttc gtcaagaacc atgtgaacat caccaagacc gccaccgata tcggctatgg
    34801 cctgcgtgac aacaacccgc tgcagcaaga ggctgaaaac ccgaactcag gcaaattgga
    34861 accgatcagt ttcgaggaat atgccgaagc cgtttcggaa tacacgctgg aatatacttc
    34921 tgaactgtcc ggcgttcctg cctctcagct cgaacgtctg gcgcagcaat atgcagaccc
    34981 caatcgcaaa gtgatgagcc tgtggaccat gggtttcaat cagcacacac gcggatcgtg
    35041 ggtgaactca ctgatgtaca atgtgcacct gctggtgggt aagatttccg agcccggcaa
    35101 ctcacccttc tcgctcaccg gtcagccttc ggcctgtggt acggcacgtg aggtcgggac
    35161 cttcgctcac cgtctgcccg ccgacatggt cgttgccaac gacaagcacc gcgagatttg
    35221 cgaaactgcg tggaaaatcc ctgcgggcac catcccgccc aaacccgggt tccacgccgt
    35281 actgcagcac cgcaaactga aagacggtga tctgaacgcc tattgggtgc agtgcaccaa
    35341 caacatgcag gccgcaccaa acatcaacga agagggctat cccggttatc gcaaccctga
    35401 gaacttcatt gccgtatccg atccctaccc gaccgtaacg gctctgtctg ctgacctgat
    35461 cttgcccacc gccatgtggg ttgagaagga aggtgcctat ggcaacgccg agcgtcgcac
    35521 gcaattctgg cggcaacagg tcaaggctcc gggtgaggcg aaatcggacc tctggcagct
    35581 gatggagttc tccaaacgct tcaccgttga agaagtttgg ggcgaggaac tgctggccac
    35641 catgcccgaa catcgcggca agacaatgta tgacgtgctg ttcgccaatg gcacgatcga
    35701 ccagttcccg ctgtctgaaa ccgcggaagg gttcgacaac gacgaatccg agcactttgg
    35761 attctacgtg caaaagggcc tgttcgagga atatgccaat ttcggtcgcg gccatgcgca
    35821 cgatctggca ccgttcgaaa cttaccatca ggcgcgcggc ttgcgctggc cggtcgtgga
    35881 cggcaaagag acgctttatc gcttccgtga aggttatgat ccttacgtgc ccgaaggtgc
    35941 ggatgtgaag ttctatggcc acaaggatgg caaggccaag atcatctttg ccccatacga
    36001 gcccgccccc gaggtaccgg atgaagaatt caacctgtgg ctctgcacgg gccgtgtgct
    36061 ggaacattgg cattcgggtt cgatgactcg ccgcgtgccc gaactgcacc gcgcctatcc
    36121 tgccgctgtg gtatacatgc accccgacga tgcgcgcgag cgtggtctgc ggcgcgggca
    36181 ggagatcgtt ctgtctaccc gccgcggcga ggtcaacagc cgggtcgaaa cccgcggccg
    36241 gaacaaagtt ccgcgcggtc ttgtcttcat gccttggttc gacgagggcc agctaaccaa
    36301 caagctgacc ttggacgcga cctgcccgct gtcgaaagag accgacttca agaaatgcgc
    36361 ctgtaaggtc gagcgcgcgt aaaaggctgg caaggcaaag gtcgtcccca tgtctcgtgt
    36421 tggcacaccc ctttcgccgc agcggcgccg gttcctgcag gactcggcgc gcgcagcggg
    36481 tggctgcgtg gcggccgggt ccgtgctggc ctggctggcg cgggacgcac gggcgttgcc
    36541 ggccgaggcg ttgcggcccc ccggagcctt gccggaaaaa gactttctat cggcctgcat
    36601 tcgctgcggc ttgtgcgtgc gggactgtcc ctatgacacg ttgaagctgg ctgaattggg
    36661 tgtcgatgcg gtggccaccg gcacaccgta tttcaccgcc cgcgaagtgc cttgtgagat
    36721 gtgtgacgac atcccctgtg tcgcggcctg cccgaccgga gcgctggacc ccggactgga
    36781 caatatcgac gacgccaaga tgggtgtggc tgttctggtc gatcaggaga actgcctgaa
    36841 cttcctcggc ctgcgctgcg acgtctgcta tcgcgtctgc cccgtcatcg acgaagccat
    36901 cacgctggag accgagcaca acgcccgctc aggcagtcat gcgatcttca ttccaaccgt
    36961 tcacgccgat cattgcaccg gctgtggcgt ttgcgagaaa agctgcgtcc tgcccgaagc
    37021 tgcgatcaaa gttctacccg cccgattggc ccgtggtagc agcgcagatc actaccgcaa
    37081 aggctgggaa gagaaagaag ccaaaggtgc accggtcgta gaaggcatta tcgacctgcc
    37141 tgatcgcctg ccgggaccgg gcaccgacaa ccttgtcgca ccgggcgggt ttgagcccag
    37201 cttcaagttg ccggaggtca ctcaatgacc gcccgcacaa atatgccact ggggcaagag
    37261 gccatcgcta gcaaaggttg gttgagtgcc cataaatacc tgctgctgcg ccgcgccagt
    37321 cagctgttct ttctggtgct gtttctgctg ggcccatggt tcgggatctg gatcgtgcag
    37381 ggcactctgg ctgggtcgct gacgctgggc gtgctgcccc tgaccgatcc gtttgttttt
    37441 ctgcaaagcc tgatcgccgg gcactggccc gagctgactg ccgccatcgg tgccgccatc
    37501 gtcctggttg cttacgcgtt gatcggaggt cgcgtctatt gctcgtgggt ttgcccgatc
    37561 aaccccgtaa ccgacggcgc gcattggctg caccgcaagc tgggcctgca aaaaggctgg
    37621 caacccaaac gtggcactcg gctgtggatt atggccactg tgcttatcgt ctcaggcctg
    37681 accggagcca tcgcgtggga gctggtcaac ccgatcacca tgctgcatcg cgggttggtc
    37741 tttggcatgg gatttgtctg ggcgatggtc gccgcgatct tcctgttcga cttgtttgtc
    37801 tcgcgccacg gatggtgcgg ccatgtctgc ccggtgggcg cgttctatgg attgatcggc
    37861 accaaagcaa tgctgcgggt cagcgccgcc aaccgctccg cctgcgatga ctgcatggac
    37921 tgctacgcgg tctgcccgga aaaccacgtg atctctccgg cgctaaaagg caaagacacc
    37981 ccgttgatcc tgtcgcccga ctgcaccaat tgcgggcgct gcatcgatat ctgtgccgaa
    38041 gacgttttca aattcaccca tcggttcgac gccctgaccg tcgcgccacc gaaaccaacc
    38101 gccgcgcctc agccgcgcgc ctcaagacct ttttgaagga gtgagaagat gaaaaagccg
    38161 atcctagtgg gccttgccct gatcccgccg ctgctcctcg gtggcctggc ccttgcacaa
    38221 tctgccgggg tcaacagcct gcgcggtgcc gaggtagatg aacctgccgt tctggatcag
    38281 gtgcatcgca cggtcgaagg ccgcatgcag cgcaactatc gccagcagcc gccgctgatc
    38341 ccgcactcga tcgaacagta ccagatcgac ctgcgcacca accagtgcct gtcgtgccac
    38401 gactggacca aagccggtga gcgcaatgcg ccgacactgt cgatgaccca ctatctggac
    38461 cgcgaaggcc gtgagttgga tcagatcgcg ggcactcggt atttctgcaa ccagtgtcac
    38521 gtgccgcagg ccgatgcgct gccgctggtc gacaacactt ttgaaccttc ctccggaaac
    38581 taaactcagg tcgaaaagga gagcgcgaca tgtccgactc ccaagaaaaa caagggctca
    38641 tccggcgcct ctggacctgg ttctggagcc cgatcgccgt cctcagcgtt ggcttcaccc
    38701 tgcttgctgg atttctggca ggcatcctgt tctggggtgg gttccactgg acgctggaac
    38761 tgacgaatac agaagagttc tgcacctcgt gtcacacgat ggaggtcaat ctaggcgaat
    38821 accgcgagac catccactat aacaaccatt cgggcgtgcg ggcgatctgt tcggactgcc
    38881 acgtcccgga cgaatggaac cacaagatca aggccaagat catggccgtg aaggatgtct
    38941 accacgaact ggcaggcacg atcagcacgc ccgagaagta tgaggatcat cgtctcgcta
    39001 tggcgacggc cgtttggaag aagatgaaag catccgacag ccgggaatgc cgtaactgtc
    39061 acaacttcga ctatatggac ttcacgattc aggaaacccg ggccgccaat gaacaccagc
    39121 gcgcgatcga taacggcatg acctgtatcg actgccatca gggtatcgcg cacagcctcc
    39181 cacccaacta tctggaaacg tatgaaaaga ttgcgaaaga gatagacggc gaggttctgc
    39241 aggaacacgc agccgcttca ggagacgaca tccgcgcgtt cctgaacaaa agctcggatt
    39301 aaggtgggac agagatgtta gaaatacttg gaaccatcgg cggcaacgta ttgggcctac
    39361 ccggcattct gggtctggca ctgggcatga tgacccgcca atattggttg ggagccctat
    39421 tgggcggtct ggtaggcctg atcgcaccac tgctttttgc cgggtggcaa ttttcccatg
    39481 tcggagccat ggcgctaatc atcgcgatca tcgttggcgt ctgtgccggt acccttggca
    39541 ccgccattcg ccgcaagggc gcgacagtct gaacaggtca acccggcagc aatgccgggt
    39601 taccgacccc agttttccgc cggatcactt tcggcataat cccgcagcaa tgctatatcc
    39661 gatattacag cgtggttgcg gttgatcttt acccccaccg ccttaagcct tgaaaacgcc
    39721 cggctcaggc tttcgggttt catacccaga cgacccgcga tcagcatctt gtcataaggc
    39781 agcgatactt cgcactcacc cgcatcagtg tcacagaggt tcagcaaaaa ctcggccacg
    39841 cgctgtgcgc cggtctgcgc cttgagctgt tccagctgcg ccactagcga gtgcagatgg
    39901 gtgaaggtcg cggccaggat cgagatcccg atctcggggt cttccttcat cagcgaaatc
    39961 aggattgggc tgggaatgtg catgacatca caggccgaaa cggcctcggc cgagaccgga
    40021 tagggcacgt tgcgcagcgc cacggcttca ccaaaactgt cgccacgggt aaagacgctg
    40081 actaccgctt cggcaccggt tggggtcatg cggaacagct tgacccaacc ctccaatacg
    40141 acgtgtatgg cctgcgccgt ttcctcctgc aggaatatcg tctcaccacg gtcatactga
    40201 cgccagatcg cgtggctcag cagcgtttcc acatgctgtt ccggtaaact gcgcagcagc
    40261 agcgactgac gtgcgatcgc tttttgtgct tcgtgagaca agagaatacc cctgttactt
    40321 cctgccggcg cgcgcgctcg gttggtccat ccctgtccca cgctatgcca gagccggcag
    40381 ttgtgcacca tagttttatg ttgtgtaaac ttgactattg tcatgttgcg ggttggttcg
    40441 ctgccctatt ctcggcccaa agccagtatt ccggggagca cgtaacatgg actacgagcg
    40501 ttatttcagt caaagcctca atgaccttcg ggaagaaggg aattatcgtg ttttcataga
    40561 cttgcaacgt cgttgtggtt cttttccgaa cgcacgccag acggatggct cggtccagcg
    40621 gaatgtgcgg atctggtgct cgaacgacta tctcggcatg ggtcagcacc cctcggtgat
    40681 cggcgcgatg catgacgcat tggatcgctg cggcgcgggg gcaggcggca cgcggaacat
    40741 atcaggcacc acgcatgatc acgtgctgct tgaggccgaa ctggcggatt tgcacggaaa
    40801 ggaatccgcg cttctgttta cttccgggta tgtttcgaat tgggcagctc ttggcaccct
    40861 cgccgcaaag atccctggcc tgatcgtatt ctcggatgcc ctgaaccacg cctcgatgat
    40921 cgagggcatc cgccactcgc gggcgcagaa ggtgatctgg aaacacaacg atctggaaga
    40981 tcttgaggcc aagctggccg ccgctgatcc agatgcgccc aagatgatcg cattcgagtc
    41041 ggtctattcg atggacggag acatcgcccc catcaaagag atctgcgatc tggccaacaa
    41101 atacggcgcg atgacctatc tggatgaggt tcacgccgtc ggtctttatg gcccgcgcgg
    41161 cggtggcatt gctgaacgcg atggactgat ggatcgtctg acggtgatcg aaggcacgct
    41221 tggcaaggcg ttcggtgtgg tgggtggata tatcgctgcc tctgctgcgc tgtgcgattt
    41281 cgtgcgcagc ttcgccagcg gcttcatttt taccaccgcc ctgccgcctt ctatcgcagc
    41341 tggagctgca gcctcgatcc ggcatctgaa acaatcgaat gctgaacgcg acttgcagaa
    41401 agcccgcgtg gcacaggttc gggcccgttt ggatgcggaa ggtatccccc atatccccaa
    41461 ccccagccat atcatcccag tgatggtcgg cgatccggtg aagtgcaagt tcatctcgga
    41521 cacgctgctg gaagagttcg gcatctatat ccagccgatc aactatccca ccgtgccgaa
    41581 agggaccgag cggctgcgga tcacgccgtc gcccgtgcat accgatgagg atatcgacca
    41641 tcttgtcggc gcgctgtctg ccctctggca acgctgccag atcgcgcgga tgccgatggc
    41701 cgcccagtga ttaagaagcg cccccttgcg tgacacttcg ccgtctcctc ggaggcggcg
    41761 tttttttggt cagatcaggt agaggacgaa gatgatgatg gcaaatcctg tagtcaccat
    41821 ggtgaaaccc cgcagccagg ccgggctgtt tgcgagatca agataacgag ccaggatgac
    41881 gcggcatttc gccagtgcga ggatcagaat gccgccggcc agaacggcag gcgggatgga
    41941 cagcacagtc agcagtgcag atgcgacgct gagcatcaga agggttagcc atgcgcgtgt
    42001 gagcgcattc gggagtctcc ggcgggcgta tttaggaaaa gatgaagcgg cgggcatccg
    42061 tattatccca acaggtagat cacggggaaa agcaggaccc agaccagatc gaccatgtgc
    42121 cagaactgcg cacctgcctc aatgttgcgg gggtcatcgc gccaagcgac cagcagcagg
    42181 atgccgacgc cagccagcac atgagcggcg tgaaagccgg tcagcaggta gtagaacagg
    42241 aagaacgggt gggtctcgta ggtgatccct tgtgcggctt tgcccgcgta ttccacgccc
    42301 ttgatgacaa ggaatacgac gcccagcgcg gcggcggcga tcagtgccag acgggctgcg
    42361 agccgacgcg cgatctgccg ccagtgcagt gcttgcgccg ccagatagcc agaggtgacc
    42421 agcaccgccg tattgagcgc cgctccggta cgataaagat gcgattgtgc ttcggcgaac
    42481 ccggccggat cggtcagccg aacgcctatg aaggcaatca ggccagcgct gaataccagc
    42541 agttccgaga tgatcagaac ccacatcaac aactcgcccg gaagctcgtc gatcaaagag
    42601 gtatcactca tgcgccgacc agttggcggt agatttgcgg cagggccata gtcaggcggt
    42661 gcggatcggg gatgaccgca aatccgcctt ggccgaacat gcgcgggaac cagcttttgc
    42721 cggttttctc gatggtaaca ccaaagaccg attgcccggc gcggcgtgcc tcgcggatgg
    42781 cttggcgtgt gtcttcgata ccgtgacggc cttcgtaatg gtccagatcg ttgggtttgc
    42841 catcggtgat caccagtagc aacctgcgtt tgcgcgattg actggccaga tcagccgagc
    42901 aatggcggat cgccgcaccc agccttgtat agtggcccgg acgcagggac gcgatgcgct
    42961 gttctaccaa tctgcccatc ggctcatcga accgtttgca gcgctgcacg tagacgcgtt
    43021 ggcgtttcag cgagctgaaa gcgtgaatgg caaaatcgtc accgcaggcg ttcagacccc
    43081 aggccagcgc ggccagtgcc tcgcgttcga tgtcgatcac ggcacggcct gtcacggcgc
    43141 tttcggtgga gcggctgaca tccagtagaa tcgaaacggc cagatcgcgg gcttcggggc
    43201 gggattgcat ccagacgcgt tcattgcctt caccgctggc gtggcgatcg gtttcggcac
    43261 gcacggcggc ctcgatatcc agttgatcgc cgtccagatg gccgcgggtc atgacgcggc
    43321 ccgggcgcag cgcctcgaac tggcgcttta cagcgcggat gcggcgggcg gtggcagggt
    43381 ctttgccgaa ttcagccgag tcttcgcgga tatcggcatc cgacagcaag acgttgacgt
    43441 gatccggcag gtaatgcccc gtgcgcacgt cccattcagg atagaggatg cggcctgaaa
    43501 gacgctcgcg attcacgtcc tcgggcgcca ggtccagatg cagtttcagc ttggttggcg
    43561 gggctttgga gatctgcccc aaaccgattt cttcctgatc gtcggcggct ttcttggcgt
    43621 tatcgggatc gtcatcatcg atgcgccgat tgatgttcag aaactcggcc cagctgagga
    43681 tcgcctcaaa cttgtgcagg atgaaactgt cactgcggtt ggcctgatcc gatttacggc
    43741 ggcgggcgcg gtgggttttc tcccctgatt cctcaggtgg accttcagta tcggggtttt
    43801 cgacctcgtt atgttcggaa aatccgacgg cgcgcagttc gggccacagg ggaacagggc
    43861 ggagatgctg atatccacgt ggggcggtca gatcatcatc caaggtcaga agctgctcgg
    43921 cccgcgctga caggggtgcg ggatcgccca acatgtaacg aatcagttcc tcgaccgctg
    43981 cctcctcggg aggcaggcca gggatgtcgc ggtgatgcaa cacacccttg caaagctcgt
    44041 aataaagtgg gcgcaggccg ggggcgtcgt ccaaagtagc ctcgaccatg ctctgcgcgg
    44101 cgatcaacgc gcgcaggtca gcgcgcagag ggtcatcttc atcaatccgg gttccggcat
    44161 gggcggcagc agcggccagc cagacaaaaa gcgcgccatt ggcttcgcgc gcggggaaaa
    44221 cggccagccg gtccggtagg cgcagaactt cgccatcgaa ggaggcgcgc ggcatcagct
    44281 cgacctcggt tgccagcttg cgacgccagc ttagacggtg acgtgaaacc tcgggtgaga
    44341 ccgggcgcaa ttcaacgccc ggactacccc caagccctcg gaagaggaca gccagccgcc
    44401 ctgcgacctc agaaaggtcg accgcggctc catcatgcac ctcaggtgca tcaaggcggc
    44461 tggcaagggt gtgccacagt ttcccgatcg tttcttcggg ttcccatggc tcaaaatcga
    44521 tcctgaccat cggccggcct cacccaaaga cagccgtgac aagatcgagg agcccgcgtt
    44581 tgatatcctc gtcatcagtc agaggttcga tcatagcggc gaggatggcg cggtcggttg
    44641 acatgccttg tgcgatcaac gtcgcggcat agacaaccag acgggtggaa acgccttcct
    44701 caaggtcctg ccccttgagc ccgcgcagct tgttcgccaa ccggatcagg ggcttgcagc
    44761 gttccagcgc cagcccgctt tcctgcgcga cgacttcggc ttccatctca ggagatggga
    44821 agtcgaattc cagcgaaata aaccgctgcc gggtcgaggg tttcagggtt ttcaggatat
    44881 tctggtatcc ggggttatat gaggccacca acataaagcc gggcgcggcc tcaagttctt
    44941 cgccggtgcg gtcgatcggc aggatgcgcc ggtcgtcagt cagcgggtgc agcacgacgg
    45001 tcacgtcctt gcgggcctcg accacctcat ccagatagca gattgcgcct tcgcgcaccg
    45061 cacgggtcag ggggccatcg acccagacgg tttctccacc tttcaaaagg tagcggccaa
    45121 tcaggtcggc agcggcaagg tcatcgtggc aggccacggt gtaaagcggg cggccaagtt
    45181 ttgctgccat gtgggccaca aagcgggtct tgccgcagcc tgtcgggcct ttcagcagaa
    45241 ccggcaggtc gttgttgtaa gcggcggtga acacatcaca ttcatcacct tgggcgaggt
    45301 agaagggggc gtttgccgcc ccctcattca gtttcatgga gccgtccata tccattactc
    45361 cgcaggggtt tcagctgcgc caggttcaat gacctctttc cggggaaccc agatcgagta
    45421 gatgaacagc agcgcgccaa ggaccacgac cacacctgag ccgagacgca tccagtagaa
    45481 gatcgcaatc tggtcctgta cgtccatgaa gtagtcaccg accacacgtt gcatgtgagt
    45541 ctgcacggta ccaccgaaag tcaggacgaa tgtcatgaag accatgccgc tggtcatcag
    45601 ccagaacgag cccatgttca gaacctgatt atagggatca cggttcttga ggatcggcat
    45661 cgcatagctg aagatcgcca ggttgaggca gacataggca ccatagaagg ccaggtgacc
    45721 gtgcgctgcg gtgatctgcg tgccgtgggt gtagtagttc accccatgca gtgtgtgcag
    45781 gaagccccag acaccggcgc cgaagaaggc caatgtggca caacccagcg accacaacag
    45841 cgcggccttg ttggggtggt cacggcggcc cttccagacc atgacgaacg caaaggccat
    45901 cattgcgaag aacgggatca cctcgaggct tgagaagatc gacccgatcc actgccaata
    45961 cccgggggta ccgatccagt aatagtggtg acctgtaccg aggatgcccg agaacagggc
    46021 agcggcaacg atgacatata gccatttctc gacgatctca cggtcaacgc cggtcagctt
    46081 gagcatcagg taggccagga tcgaggccat gatcagctcc cacacacctt caacccacag
    46141 gtggacgaca taccaccagt actgtttgtc gagcgacagg ttgcccgggt tgtagaaggc
    46201 aaacaggaac agcagcgcca gaccccacag gcccaacaac aggatgttgg tgatggcagt
    46261 cttcttgccc ttcagaacgg tcatcgacac attgtagagg aagatcaacg cggccacgac
    46321 aatacccatc ttgacccatt tgggttgctc aaggaactcg cgcccctctt tgcccagtag
    46381 ccagttgcct tcgaacaggt tgaagacata ggtcacaacc acgcccagcg tgccgaccac
    46441 aagaatgatc agctgcagat aagccagctt gggtgaatgg atttcacgtt ccgcctcttc
    46501 tgggatcagg aagtaggccg ctccaaagaa gccaaggatc agccagacga tcaaagagtt
    46561 ggtgtgaagc atccgcacga tgttgaacgg cagaagctca ctcaggaagt tcgggaatac
    46621 atagatgaaa ccggccagaa ggccgccgat cacctgtatc gcgaacaagg ccatagctac
    46681 agcaaagtag gcataggcta ttttttggga ttcgtatttc attgctccgt tccctttctc
    46741 agcctgcctc gttgggcggc cagccctgag cgtcgatatt gtcggtccag atcaggaagt
    46801 tcgccagatc acggatctct tcgtcgctga ggttgaaatt gggcatctgt cgacgaccgg
    46861 gaatgccggt cggttgtgct tccatccagc ccttaagtgc ttcaaaggct gattccgggt
    46921 cgtccagcac gccccaacgg gtcatcacat tcgcgacttc cggcgcatag taggcacctt
    46981 cacccatgat agtatgacag ttgatgcagg cgtgtttttc ccagacatgc ttgccccgga
    47041 ccacactttc atcaagcttt gccgaattct cggagttgac gatatacaag tgcgaatggg
    47101 ccgacagggc cagaaagatg aggatgaaga acagtgaccc gccatagaat atgttgcgag
    47161 ccatgctctt tgtcatgact tctcgcattg cgctctcctt tgcgcagatt agctagtatg
    47221 gagacaatgc cgcgtgggta gtggagctgc cttaacgaaa gtcaagactg cagaggatga
    47281 gcgttcccca ttccaaatct ttggtcatca gaggccaaca acgatctatc ttgaccaaac
    47341 aacggcagaa tcccctcatt aaaccgatat ttttaatcga ataataacct tgaaaactgc
    47401 atttagggtg gtcagtctct tgcagaattc tttgtcggtc ggggttttcc cttcggcctg
    47461 cggtccactc aagccaggcg gataatatca atgccaatta atatctacgg tgcctttcgt
    47521 actgacacga cgatgacaga caacacagcg acctttgcga cgcttggggc cacgtttcag
    47581 atatcccaat atagccagat cacgattgac gatggtgcgg atgggtcggt tattgaaggc
    47641 gacaatatcg tcaatgaatc cccgaacgac ccgacccaga cctatttggg agaggtgttt
    47701 atctgggact acacgatcga agtaaatgat ggcgtcaaca cctatcagat cggtgttatg
    47761 gactgggatg aaaacggtga tggggagttc gattttccaa cggctgaaca aggttatttc
    47821 attggcttta tcggtgatat tcccccgctc aacaccaccc tgactgttgg ctcggttgtc
    47881 gacaacggcg cgaatattga cgtagatacc gttgtttcct gcttctgcgc tggcacgctg
    47941 atagatactc cgaccggacc tcgcgcgatc gaaacactat ccactggtga caaagtcgtc
    48001 accttggatc acggtcccca agttattcgt tggattggat cgcgaacgct tgatgcgtct
    48061 gaactggctc gcaaacccag attacgccct atccggatcg ctgccggtag tctgggcagc
    48121 ggcctgccac gtcgtgatct tttggtctca ccccagcacc gcatgctgat ccgttcgaac
    48181 atcgcgattc gcatgttcga cagcgaggaa gtcctggttc cagcccacaa gcttgttggc
    48241 atcccgggaa ttactgtcga ggaggacgct cagaatctcg tctaccatca catgctcttc
    48301 gaccggcatg agatcgtgtt ggccgaaggt gcgccatctg aaagcctatt caccgggcaa
    48361 caggcgctaa aggctataca tccggaagca ctggctgaaa ttgttgcgct tttccctgaa
    48421 ctggcctcgc aggatcatca acctgtggct gcgcgccaga ttcccagcca gggaagaaaa
    48481 atccactcat tgctgcgacg tcacaaaaaa aacgacagag ccttgatccg accgtcttga
    48541 tacggattca tcggcgcgcc tacagtcagg aagcaatacg tggccccgtc aaagcaggcc
    48601 acatcgtgat caggtaaaga acgatagcgc tgatccacag accgtcagaa accaacatca
    48661 tgaccagata cccctggtcg gtcactgaac caacccagcg caaaatagcg gacgaagcca
    48721 taagaccgta ggcgactgcc ataggtggcg gggcaacaag tgcgcggccg ctatggccca
    48781 aagcagcccg actcatcacg gctagggtca tgcctccgac acaaccgatt cccagaacgt
    48841 gcaacgcgcc gatttcgctg ccgataccca gaaccgccac cccccacaaa accagcccca
    48901 gtgccagcat tcccagaccc agatgcaggg caaccaagat cggttgacgt atggcccagc
    48961 gcgcgcgcca ccgtgacatg cgcaggattt gggttatgcc aagcgctacg gccatgccac
    49021 ccgctatctt acccaatccg aagagaaaaa cgctgagcgg tagtagcagc gccaatccca
    49081 tgctggcttt gtctaatgca gctaccgata ccggccacgc ggcttccggc tcgcctgcgc
    49141 gcttcatcgc attccgggtg aaagctggcg ttatacgtcc accaagtatc gcgatcatgc
    49201 tgcacagcgt cagcaatcct acacgcaatc ctatgtccag tgtaccgccg gtaatgccca
    49261 tccaatcaag atgggtcagc agattggcaa tccagaaata gctgagcaac aacagaaaga
    49321 tcatgttctg cggcttgggg cgtcggatca gttggcttgc gatctttgcc gccagaatcg
    49381 gtacaaaggc cagatcgaag acagcgacca gacccggcgg cagagccccg gagaaccaca
    49441 tcgcgatccg tccggccaac cagatacccg cggcaataac aataaactgt acccttgctt
    49501 ccggcgtacc cgtccagttt ggcaccgctg tcagtaaaaa tcctccaagg gcagccgtgg
    49561 catatccaaa tatcatctca tgcgcatgcc acatgggtgg gctcatggca taggtcggat
    49621 tttcgtaatc gaccaacccg gtctgagtcg tgagccacac accccaagca ccacccgcga
    49681 atagaccgaa tagccccgct gacagaaaaa agacgcgaaa tccttcaccc agtacccgcg
    49741 cgatcattgc cggcatgcct gctctcctcg gccttagtgg ctattggatt tggtctagca
    49801 aaaccggctc gcgccggact taaccgaaat caagcacccg gagaaacatg accctaaaac
    49861 ataggttttt ctcataattt aaaggctaat caggaccttc attttccagt ttgcgaccct
    49921 tccgttgact ttcgtcaagg agtgatcggc gccaatgttt caggctgcaa cctgcctcac
    49981 cacgcaaatg gagagtgatc atgtcacttg gaatcagcta cgataagacc ggccgcgcct
    50041 ttggggtcgg tttggcaatg ctgctgggct ctgtcgccgc gccagcattt gccgaagagc
    50101 caacgttgag cgacgaagca tttgagtcgt ccaagcagct ctattttgaa caatgcgcag
    50161 gttgtcacgg cgttctgcgc aaaggtgcga ccggtaagaa cctggaacca cactggaaaa
    50221 aaactgcagc agacggcacc gtcacagaag gcggtacgct tcagctgggt caggagcgcc
    50281 ttgaaaagat catcgcctgg ggaaccgaag gcgggatgaa caacttctcg gacattatga
    50341 ccgagcagga aatcaaggat atggcgacat acatcatgat ggaggccccc aagccgccgg
    50401 aaatgtcgct ggagcagatg aaagagaccc gcaaggtcta tgtggaagag gccgactatc
    50461 caaccgagcc gctgcatggc cgcaactggg aaaacttctt cgtcgtcatc gaacgtgacg
    50521 tgggcaaagt ggctgttatc gacggcgaca ccaaagaagt gctgactcac atcccgaccg
    50581 gttatgccgt acacgttctg aaagcgtctg agcaccactc gatcactgag cctgagcatc
    50641 ccggccgctt ctggtacacg atgggccgcg acggcaagat gaccaagatc gacctctggc
    50701 agaagccaga gaacatgttg gtttccgaag tcaaaatcgc ctatgacgca cgcgacgttg
    50761 ccgtttccgg cgacggtaaa tacgtcatcg gtggcggcta ctggccgccg catttcgcga
    50821 tcgttgacgc gcagaccatg gaaccggtca aggtcgtttc tacacgcggt accaacgtag
    50881 acggcgagta tgtggaagaa gcccgcgtag ccgcgatcta caccacaccg aacgaaccca
    50941 cctggatcgt tgccgtgaaa gagctcggcc agctgtggca ggtcgattat accgacctgg
    51001 acaacctgcg gatcgacaag atcaactcgg ccaagttcct gcatgacggg ttcttcgacc
    51061 cgacaggccg gtacttccag atcgccgcga acgcgtcgaa caagatggtc gtcgtcgaca
    51121 ccgagaccca caagctggaa gcgatgatcg acactgcagc cctgccgcac ccgggaccgg
    51181 gcgccaactg ggtcgacccg aactgtggtc cagtggctgg tacaacccac cttggtgttg
    51241 gtaccgtaac ggtctggggt aatgaccctg aaggtcatcc ggatcaggcc tggaaaacct
    51301 gctacgaagt ggaaacagac ggccccggcc tgtttgtccg tacccacccg aactcggact
    51361 acatctgggc cgaccagact aaacaccccg agccggaaat tcagcagtct gttcaggtca
    51421 tctcgaaaga gaccggtgag atcgtgaaaa ccatccagat caccgaagac gaaggcagcg
    51481 ctgctgttca cttcgaattc aacgcggatg ggactgaggt ctgggtttcc aaatggaacc
    51541 tgtcggattc gaaagaaccc aatggccaga tcgtgatctt cgacgccaag acactggaag
    51601 aaatcggccg catcgaaggg ctttatgctc cgaccggtaa gttcaacgtc tacaaccgtt
    51661 cgaaccacgt cacctgacgg tttgagaacc aacaccggaa agggcgggcc cctcgcccgc
    51721 cctttcctcg tttgacccat cagccaaact caccggcctg ccatcaaagg ccagacaaga
    51781 aagccaaaac ggagcccgga tatgacctcc gaaccggata agaaaaaacc gatctggcgc
    51841 cggtatttcc tgtggggaat gcccgtggcc ggtattgccg cagcttttgt cggcggcatc
    51901 atcttctggg gcgggttcaa caccgccatg gaagccacca acaccaagga tttctgtatc
    51961 tcgtgccacg agatgcgcga tttcgtctat gaggaataca cgggcacgat ccacgacgtg
    52021 aaccgttcag gcgtaggtgc tgtctgttcc gactgccacg tgcccaagga ctggacgcat
    52081 aagatcatcc gcaagatcaa ggcgtcgaaa gagctgtacg gcaagatggt cggcaccatc
    52141 aacacacgcg aaaaattcga agccaaacgc gtgcacctgg cgatgaacga atgggagcgg
    52201 atgaagtcca gcgactcgcg tgagtgtcgc aactgccatg acttcgagtc gatgatgccc
    52261 gagttccaaa aaccccgtgc gcgtcagcag cacctgaatg cgatgaccgt cgggcaaacc
    52321 tgtatcgact gtcacaaagg gattgcacac tcggacgccc gggatcgggc tgacgaggag
    52381 tatctggaaa agctagaggc cccgaacccg tcctttatcc gcgagatacc gccggaatac
    52441 ctggccagcc tggaacggat cgaagccaaa gaagctgccg aagctgaggc cgaaaaagct
    52501 gccaaacagg cacagcatga agccatgcag gctcagattg ccgcggctgt ggatgcggcg
    52561 gtggccgagg agcgcgccaa agccggcggc gaagaggccg cagcgccttc aggtggtgaa
    52621 ggtggcagcg atgtcggctc ggacatagat tggaacgcgg tagctgctac agatctcaag
    52681 ctgttctacc ccggtcaggc ttcgtttgaa tgggtacaga atggcaaatt ccacggaggc
    52741 gctcgtccgc tgacaaaagg tggtgaccag tgcacgacct gtcacgccaa agagctggat
    52801 accatcggca acaaaatcgt cgcaggtggt gagcttgagc cgacgccgat ccccggcaaa
    52861 cggggcgtga tcgatgcgac cgtacaggcc gcgcatgatg atcagaacct ctatgtccga
    52921 ctgcagtggc cagatgccgg gcacaatccc gcacctttcg ttgatggtgg caaaatggac
    52981 cctgacaacc agatcaaggt tgccatgatg atcaccggca ctgggatcga actgggcgaa
    53041 caggtggggt gttgggcctc gtgccacgcc gacaacagct atatgccctt tgatccgggt
    53101 gccgaggcga ttgccgcaaa tggcgatgtc tcgggtcggt tgaacacgca ggacacggtg
    53161 acgaagtaca tcagcgaaag ccggaccgag gtcgagatca agggccgtcg tggcaaggcg
    53221 ctgggtggct gggacaaact gcaagccgct gagcagatcg agcagtatct ggccgacggc
    53281 acctatctgg acctgatgcg cgtctatgca gacggcagcg ccaccaacgg ttatctgctg
    53341 gaacagcgcg tggttaatga cggcgaaatc gccgcctcgg ccagcctcga cgcgggcatg
    53401 tggaccgtgg tcttcacccg cccactgaac tcgggcgcgc ctggtgacgt gccgctggag
    53461 gtcggtcaga cctacacagt cggctttgct atccacgatg actttgccgc cgcacggttc
    53521 caccacgtaa cgctggatac caacctggca ctggatgacg acagcgcctt catcaacgtg
    53581 gtcaaacaat aaggaacagg ggccgggcaa accggcccct tccgcttaga agaggagact
    53641 tggacgatga aaccccaaca ccttcttccc gctttgctgt ttctggccgc acctgcctgg
    53701 gcggatgaga ccgccgagct gtgtgctgaa gccgaagagc gttatgccga gctgtttggt
    53761 cagccctcat cctccgttga ggatgcggaa gtggtgctga tgtacaaata caccttctgc
    53821 ccggtcgagc tgaccgtgaa agcaggcacc acagtgcgct gggtcaacgt ggacaaacgc
    53881 acgagccact cggtcctgct gaaagacggc agcgaacccg aaagcgacag gctgtttcct
    53941 gaggaaacgg ttgaactgac cttcctcacc cccggcccgc aggagtattt gtgcggaccc
    54001 cattgggaaa cgcagaacat gatcggcatg atcaccgtcg aaccctgagc cgaggcacca
    54061 tacaggcatg agagagagga gcgcgggacc aattcctgcg ctccttaact ttagtcaagg
    54121 aggttccttt tcgattgcgc cagtctggcc gcatgacacg cccggctcac ccagcaacgt
    54181 cccctgatcg cgcaggaatt ccgggctccg aagacattca gaccaagcga gtttgcacat
    54241 gagcggtaag gtttttctga ttggcgcagg ccctggtgac cctgaactga tgaccctgcg
    54301 cgcactgcgg atgctgcaag aggcggatgt ggttgtttat gaccgtctgg tctcgtccga
    54361 tatcctcaac ttgcatgccg agggcgcacg gctgatcccg gttggcaagg cccccaaatg
    54421 ccatacggtg ccgcaagatc gcatcaacga aatcctcgtc gaagaagcca gcgccggtca
    54481 caccgttgcg cgcctcaaag gcggcgaccc gatgatcttt gggcgtggat cggaagaggc
    54541 agctcatctg atggcaagcg gcatcccggt cgaatacgcg ccgggcatta ccgccgctca
    54601 gggggcctcc tgttccaccg gcgtaccgct gacccatcgc ggtctggcga cctcggtgca
    54661 atatgtcact gggcatcggc aggccgacaa ggtgctggat ctcgactgga aacgtctggc
    54721 cgacccggac tcgacgctgg tcgtctatat gggcgtcgcc aatatcggcc agatcgccat
    54781 ggggctgatg accgagaacc tgcccggttc gaccccggtg ctggcagttg gcaaagccac
    54841 cacaccggat gaacaccgca tggtatcccg gctggatcga ttggcagcgg atgtgcgcga
    54901 cactgatctg aaagcaccga cgctgttcat catcggcaag gtcgtatcgc tatacgcaga
    54961 acggcccgtg gctgaatttc tggagcaggc acatggctaa gtttggttcc aggcgatcag
    55021 ggggcagtcg gtcgctgccc gatggtgctg ccaagggtcc aggttggacc gcgcgcgctg
    55081 tactgacaac ggctgtgctt gtggccacat ccgccttcgc cgccgacact cttgacccca
    55141 acgcgctaaa acgtcttgtc catcaggact gcggctcgtg ccatgggctg tcgttgaaag
    55201 gcggtctcgg ccctgatctg agatccgaga cactggagca ctacgacgcg gatgttctga
    55261 ccggcgtgat tctcgatggc atccccgaca ccgcgatgcc cccatggcgg cccttgatca
    55321 gcgaagaaga ggctgaatgg atcgcgcgtt atctgctggc acaggaggca caatgaaaca
    55381 gctcatcctc acccttgccg ccaccctgct gatgacaaca gcgcaggctg agcccatcgc
    55441 gaccggagac ctcggccttg tgatcgaacg ggcaaaaggc tcggtcctgc tggtggatca
    55501 atccgaccgc gccgcgctgg cccggatcga agggcttggc gatctctccc atgcctcatt
    55561 ggtctattcc cccgatgaac gctttgccta tgtcttcgga cgcgatggag ggttgactaa
    55621 ggtcgatatc gtcacccgcc agatcgtgaa ccgcgtggtc caggcgggca acgccatcgg
    55681 cggcgcaatc tcggatgacg gcaaactggt cgcggtgtcg aactatgagc ccggtggggt
    55741 acgggtcttt gatgcggaca cgcttgagat ggtcgccgac attcccaccg acagcaaaac
    55801 catcggtctg gtcgatgtac cgggtcgtcg gtttgtcttt accatgtggg acacgggcga
    55861 gacctggatt gccgatttcg ccaagggtga ccccgcaatc accaagatca ccgatatggg
    55921 caaaaacccc tatgacgcgc tgatcactgc caatggccgc acctatatca cgggtctgtt
    55981 cggcgaggac ggcctgaccg cgctggacct gtggtccgac aatcccgaac ccatccgcgt
    56041 gctgcctgac tatggtcgcg gacaagaaga aatgccggtc tacaagatgc cccatctcga
    56101 aggctgggcg ctgaccgggc gcgaattcgt gctgccggct gtcggccatc atgaggttct
    56161 ttggatcgat tccgacaccc tgaccgagac cgggcgcacg cagacccacg gccagccggt
    56221 ctttgccatg gcccgccccg acggaagaca ggtttgggtg aactttgcgc acccgctgaa
    56281 cgatacaatt caggtcattg attcagtgag caaagagatc attcacgagt tcaaaccggg
    56341 gcccgccgtg ctgcatatgg aattcacccc acgcggtcac gaggtctgga tcagcgtccg
    56401 cgatgccaac aaagtcatgg tttacgacac ccagaccttt gaaaagctgc gcgagattga
    56461 agccgacagc ccctcgggca ttttcttcac cgcgcgtgct cacaaaacgg ggctttgaca
    56521 tgcagcatat caccgacccg atcgaccgcc gacttctgga cgatttccag cgtgattttc
    56581 ccatcgtaga gcgcccgttt ctggttctgg ccaacgcgct tgggctggaa gaggcagaag
    56641 tgctcgaccg tcttgcgcgg atgcgcaaaa ccggacgcat aacgcgggtt ggcgcgacga
    56701 ttgcacccgg ggcggtgtcg gccagtacgc tggcggctgt ggcggccccg gaagaacgac
    56761 tggaagaggt cgcggcgctg attgatgcgg aacctggtgt gaaccacaat taccagcgcg
    56821 aggatgactg gaacctttgg ttcgtggcca ccggcccgga ccgggcacat gtgaacgaca
    56881 cgctcgcccg gatctcgcag cgctcggggc tgcgggttct ggatttgcgg ctggtgcggc
    56941 cgttcaacat tgatctgggc tttcgtatgt cgggcgagac ccgcaatgct cctggcccgc
    57001 ggaaagtgga tcgttcagcc atgcgagagg gcgaccgacc cctgttgcag gccctcagtt
    57061 ctggcctgtc gctggtctct gatccttatg ctgcgctggc tcggaccctg aaccgcgaca
    57121 cagaagacgt aatggatcgc gtagccgcct tgcaccgggc cgggatcgtc tctcgcctgg
    57181 gcgtcatcgt acgccaccgc gctttaggct ggtccgccaa tgcaatggtg gtctgggaca
    57241 tgccggccga gcaggtcagc agcgctggcc cggcactggc agcgcatccc ggtgtgacac
    57301 tgtgctatga gcgcaacccg gtcgaggata tctggcccta tcgcctctat tccatgatcc
    57361 acgcgcgttc gcgccctgag gcaatggagg ttttggccgg ggccgccgcc ctgcctgaac
    57421 tatttggcgc gcagcgcaaa gtactgttct cgacccgctg tttcaaacag accggtgcat
    57481 tgatccaacc gaaggaggcc gccgcatgag gctcgacgac acagaccgcg cgatcctcaa
    57541 ccggatgcag gatgacctgc cgctgacctc gcacccttac gccgcaattg ccgaggaatt
    57601 ggggattgca gagtccgacc tattgacccg tctcgcacgg atgaaggacg cgcgcgtaat
    57661 cacccgcttt ggtcccttct ttgacgctgc tgcgatgggt ggagccttct gtctgtgcgc
    57721 catggccgtg ccctcacagg atttcgaaaa cgtcctgacc aaagtcaatg cgcatcccga
    57781 ggtcgcgcat aattatgaac gcacgcatcg gctgaacatg tggttcgttc tggcgaccga
    57841 aacacccgaa gggatcgcag ccacagccga ggctatcgaa cgggaaaccg ggatcgcggt
    57901 cctgcaattc cccaaacttc aggaattctt catcggcttc cgggtggcag catgatcgac
    57961 gcaaaagaca gagagattat tgaggcactg caaggcggcc tgccccttgt gcccgccccc
    58021 ttcgcccagg tggccgacgg cttgggcctg gatgaaaaga ctctgatgtc ccgtctggcc
    58081 gatatgaaat cgcgcggtgt catccgccgc atcgcggccg cccccaacca ctataaactg
    58141 gggatgacct cgaacggcat gactgtgtgg gatgtcgacg atgacggcgt cgctgaattg
    58201 ggcgctcaga ttggtgcgct acccttcgtc acccattgct atgaacgccc gcgcgccctg
    58261 cccgactggc cctacaatct gtttgccatg gttcacggat cggacgcgca agaggtcgag
    58321 gacaagcgct cccagatcac ggcaatcctt ggcgatgcct gccgggccaa agatatcctc
    58381 tattccacgc gcatcctgaa aaagaccggg ctgcgcctga aaaagaaagg ctgagacatg
    58441 ttccgcctga ccgaatacat gcaccagctc gtgaaaccga ccccggtgcg caaacgccgc
    58501 cccggaccag tgaaaccggt tgtgatctgg aacctgacac ggcgctgcaa tctgaaatgc
    58561 cgccattgct ataccgtctc ggcggatgtc gcgttcccgg gtgagctcag ccacgagcaa
    58621 gccatggtaa cccttgagga tctgggccag tttcgcgtcc cggccctgat cctctcgggt
    58681 ggggaaccgc tagaccggtt cgattttttc gacatcgcca atcgcgcgcg tgatctggtg
    58741 ccgatgctgg cactgtcgac caacggcacg cggatttacg atgaaaccgc cgacatgatt
    58801 gccgacgtgg gcttcaacta tgttggcatc tcgctggacg gaatcggggc cacgaatgac
    58861 tggttccgag gtgtcgaggg cgcctttgcc gacgccctgc gcggtgtgcg cgaatgcaag
    58921 aaacgcggca tcaaggtggg cctgcggttc tgcctgaccg aaggcacgca acatcacctg
    58981 cctgacctgc tgcagctgtg cgatgatgag ggagtcgata agttctatct gtctcacctc
    59041 gtctacgccg ggcgcggcga caaaaaccga ggcgaagatg ccgagcacct gcgcacccgt
    59101 aagggtctgg acctgctgct ggaacgtgcg tgggaggctg cgtctggcgg tcgtctgctg
    59161 gatatcgtca ccggcaataa cgacgccgat gcggggtatt tcctgaactg ggtccgggcg
    59221 catttcgacg atgacaaagc cgcccatgtg cgcgagcatc tggccgcgtg gggcgggaac
    59281 tccagcgggc tgggcgtggc caatatcgac aatctgggcc gcgtgcatcc cgacacttat
    59341 tggtccgatt acacagtcgg caatgtgaag accaaatcgt tctcagaact ttggaccggt
    59401 gacgacccga tgctggccat gctgcgcacc cgtccgcgtc ctttgaaagg gcgttgcggg
    59461 gcctgccagt taaaggacgt ctgcggcgga aacacccgca tccgggcgct gcaacttact
    59521 ggtgatccgt gggccgaaga tccggcctgc tatctgtcga acgaagaaat cggcgtggat
    59581 ggcgcgagcg agcgcctgca ggtcacgccg ttccggggga aaagccatga tccggcgcat
    59641 cagttctttt gacactctga aaatcggcgc tttctgctcg ctactgctag cgggcatcgc
    59701 atgggccgat gctccatctg attacgctga gcattgcgcc tcatgccatg gcgagaaccg
    59761 tctgggtggg gtcggtccgg cgcttattcc cgaaacgctg aaacggatgc gagggccgcg
    59821 tgtggccgct gtgatcgccg aggggcgtat cgcgacacag atgccggcgt tttcgtatga
    59881 actggacgcg ctgcagatcg aggagctggc agggtggctg aaatcaccgc tggagaccga
    59941 tcccgaatgg ggcgaggccg atatcatggc cagccgaact ctggatgagg attatatctc
    60001 agtcgatgcc ccggtctggg gcagcgatcc tatgaacatc actctggccg ttgagaccgg
    60061 cgatcaccat gtcagcgttc tggatgggga tactttcgag gttctggacc ggttcgagac
    60121 accttttgcc gtgcatggcg ggccgaagtt cagcccggac gggcgctatg tcttcatcat
    60181 gtcccgcgat ggctgggtgc agaaatatga catctgggcg ctgaaacagg tgggccgcgt
    60241 gcgtgcgggc ttgaacagcc gcaacatcgc catgtcagga gacggcaagt gggtggccgt
    60301 ggcgaactat ttgccgaact ctctgacact gctatccacc gaagacctgt ctgtagcgaa
    60361 agtcattgat gtaaaaagca aaaaaggaaa acccagccgc gtctcggcgg tctatcaggc
    60421 accgccgcgc gaaagcttcg ttctcgcgct gaaagacgtg cccgagattt gggaagtatt
    60481 ctacggggcg aacccaccgc aatccggttt ggggcatgat ttccgcattg agggtcagtt
    60541 caagaacccc gatcccttcc cggtgcgcaa gattaccacg cccgattatc tggacgattt
    60601 cttctttgat cagagctatg aatacgtcat gggcgcctcg cgcgatggca agggcgggca
    60661 ggtgatcgat ctggtgattg gccacaaagt ggctgatctg gacctgcccg ggatgcctca
    60721 cctaggttcg gggattacct ggaaacatgg cgactccacc gtgatggcga cgccgcatct
    60781 gaccgatggc acggtctcgg tgatcgacat ggagacatgg gaaaccgtca agcggatcaa
    60841 gaccgaaggg cccggctttt tcatgcgcag ccatgagaat tcaccttacg tctgggccga
    60901 tgtgtttttt gggccgaaca aggacgccat gcatgtgatc gataagcaaa gccttgaaat
    60961 cgtaaaaact ttacgccctg cgccaggcaa gaccgtggcg catgttgagt tcaccaagga
    61021 tggtagccac gcgctggttt caatctggga agatgacggc gcggtgatcg tctatgacgc
    61081 gcagacgctg gaagaggtcc gccgcctgcc gatgcgcaaa ccgtctggga agtacaatgt
    61141 ctggaacaaa atcaccttct cggaaggcac cagccactga ggataaatgg ccggtctgga
    61201 agctagccat gctgctttac ccggccacgg ctctgaccgt ggccatcaac ctgtttctgg
    61261 ccgggctgat cctgcacagc gctggatttg gtgccatcgg gccggtgccc gcgatcctgt
    61321 ggtcgatccc attgggcata cctgccgcgt ggttggcggg gcgttgggtg cgagggttga
    61381 tggatgaggc agatggttga tttcaaatgt taaaatcgaa agtttccaga acctgaccta
    61441 agtcaagtat cgcgccgaga gaatccccta gaacacgcag catagcttcc cgagtcggag
    61501 tctccatgcc tgccctcgtc cctttgcaca atctccctgc ccgtgcggtt cgcgcggcag
    61561 ctgggttggc gggcatgctc cttcttttgt tgcagacctt tggaccggcg ctggcgagtc
    61621 ccggtgaaag tgtctgggtg gagatctgct cggaaggcgg cgcggtctgg gttgaggttg
    61681 accttgagga ggacaccgaa gacccgaccg cgtactgccc caaatgcgcc gattgcgcgc
    61741 tgtgcgcggt caccagcgcg gcacccgtgc ccgagctggc gcaggtgccg caaatcggaa
    61801 tcttccgtgt tgtacaggtt cagaacagca aatcttccgt gttgtacaac tcgggtcggc
    61861 tgtggcctga gacccgaggg cccccatgca cgacccgaga aacaactgaa cgtgccccgc
    61921 gcacgtccat ggcgtccacc ctaagtatcg gaggtgcgcc gtggtcgtaa gtcgcgcaat
    61981 ccatttcctg ctggcccttg ccctgtcctg cctaatggcg atcagtgccc atgccgacag
    62041 ccttgccagc ttcctgcccg agattgaacc cgccgatctg gcccccggtg ctgatgcctt
    62101 cgggccggta cgtgatgacg ttccggttgc ccctgtcctg aagggcggcg agaccgttgc
    62161 ctgggccttc ctgacttctg acttcgtggg caccaccgga tattccggta aaccgatcca
    62221 tgtggttgcc gccatcgatg acgacgcggt gctgaccggt gtgcagctgg tcaaacactc
    62281 ggaacccatc gttctgatcg gcatcccgaa ctcgaggatg gttgagctga ccgaaggcta
    62341 tgccggtctg gacatgaagg ttgaggccga aaccggaggc gaggggcatg acctcgacat
    62401 tatctcgggc gcgacagtga cgatcatggt gatcgatgac agcctcgtgc gtggtgggat
    62461 caaggtggcg cgtgcgctgg ggctgggcgg attgtctccg ctacaggcag acgggccgaa
    62521 acgcgaagtc gatatggcac aggatgccgt ttacgactgg gcaacgcttt cgggcgacgg
    62581 ctcgatacgg cggctgacac tggatgtcgg tcaggtcaac gcagcttttg aagccactgg
    62641 cgatcagcgc gccatcaaac gccctgaacc gggcgagccg gatgacacat tcatcgacat
    62701 gcacgtagct ctggtctcgg tcccgtcgat cggcaaatca ctgttgggcg aggccgaata
    62761 tcagaacctt gtcgaatggc tggacgaggg cgaacaggcc attctggtgc tggggcgcgg
    62821 gtcctacagc ttcaagggtt caggctacgt acgcggcgga atcttcgacc ggattcagct
    62881 tattcagggc gacaattcgg tgcggttctt cgacaagcag caagagcgcc ttggccgggt
    62941 tgccgccccg gatgcgccca gtttcaccga gctggatatc ttcaagatcc ccgccgaagc
    63001 cgagttcaac cccgccgagc cgttccgcct gcaattgctg gtgcaacggg ccgtgggtgc
    63061 ggtcgaaaaa accttcctga ccttcgatct gggctacaag ctgcccgagc aatatctgtt
    63121 gccggtcgca gcccccactg ttgtggatga cgccactggc gaagccgcag caaaagccgc
    63181 cttgtggaaa cgcatctgga aggatcgcac ggtcgagatt gccggtctgg gcgtcatgtt
    63241 gctggtgctg actgcaacct ttttcttcca gttccacgcc acgatgaacg cccgggtctt
    63301 ttactggttc cgcatcggat acctggccct gaccctgttc ttcatcggct ggtacgccaa
    63361 cgcacagctg agcgtggtga acctgatggc tctggcgggc agcctgcgca ccggtttcag
    63421 ctgggatgcc ttcctgctgg atccgctggt cttcatccag tggttcgccg tggccgctgc
    63481 cctgctgttc tggggacgcg gggcctattg cggctggctg tgcccgtttg gtgcgctcca
    63541 ggaactgacc aacaagatcg cgcgcgcgct gaaagtgcca caatggacgc tgccatgggg
    63601 actgaacgaa cgcctgtggc cggcgaaata catggtcttc ctcggactct tcgggctcag
    63661 ctttgtctcg atcccgctgg ctgagaccta tgccgagatc gagccgttca agaccgccat
    63721 cattctgaag ttcatgcgcg actggccctt tgtggtcttt gcgctgaccc tgctggggat
    63781 cgggctgttc atcgaacggt tctattgccg ctacctctgc ccgctgggtg gagcgttggc
    63841 gatccccgcc cgtattcgca tgttcgactg gctgcgccgc tacaaggaat gcggcagccc
    63901 ttgccagacc tgcgccaacg aatgccccgt tcaggccatc cacccaactg gtgagatcaa
    63961 cccgaacgag tgcgtcacct gcctgcattg tcaggtgctc taccagtccg aggacaaatg
    64021 tcccgtcgtt atccgccagc ttaaacggcg ggccaagaca gggtcggtca acctcaagac
    64081 ccccctcggg caaccaccgg cgaaccatcc gaacgccaaa ccgcaatccg tttcctaaaa
    64141 aggaggaacg atcatgtcgg aacaagacaa caaactgaat atcacccgcc gcggcatgct
    64201 gggggcaacc gccaccggtg ccgtactggc cgggaccggt ctgggttcga ccctgatgac
    64261 cgcgaaacag gccagcgctg cggccaatgc caacctggag cccggagagc tggacgaata
    64321 ttacggcttc tggtcctcgg gtcagaccgg tgaattgcgc atcctgggct tcccgtccat
    64381 gcgcgagctg atgcgggtac cggttttcaa ccgctgctcg gccaccggct ggggccagac
    64441 caacgagtcg ctgaagatca tgaccgatgg cctgctgccg gaaaccaagg aattcctcgc
    64501 caagcgcggc atgaaaacct atgacaacgg cgacctgcac cacccgcaca tgtcgttcac
    64561 cgacgggacc tatgacggcc gttacctgtt catgaacgac aaggccaaca cccgtgtcgc
    64621 ccgtgtgcgt tgcgatgtga tgaaatgcga caagatcacc gagatcccga atgccaaggc
    64681 gatccacggt ctgcgtccgc agaaattccc gcgcaccggt tatgtctttg ccaatggtga
    64741 agatgaaact ccgctggtca acgatggcac cgtgctggac gatccgtcgc aatacgtgaa
    64801 catcttcacc gcgctggacg gcgataccat ggaagtggca tggcaggtga tcgtttcggg
    64861 gaacctcgac aacaccgact gcgactatca gggcaaatac gcctattcga cctcgtacaa
    64921 ctcggaaatg ggtatgaacc tggccgagat gaccgagaac gagctggatc acgttgttgt
    64981 tttcaacctc gcggaaatcg aaaaaggcat cgaagccggc gactatcagg aactgaaagg
    65041 cgtcaaggtt ctggacggac gtaagggtca gaacaagaaa tacacccgct acattccgat
    65101 cccgaactcg ccgcacggca tcaacaccgc gcccgacggc aagcacgtct gcatcaacgg
    65161 taagctgtcg cccaccgtgt cgatcatgga cgtgaccaag ctggacgccc tgttcgaaag
    65221 cgatgccgat ccgcgatcct gcatcgtggg tgagccgcag ctgggtcttg gcccgcttca
    65281 caccgcgtat gacggtcagg gcaacgcgtt caccacgctg ttcctcgaca gtcagatcgt
    65341 gaagtggaac atggataagg cgatccgcgc ctatgcgggt gaggatgtcg atccgatcat
    65401 ctcgaaggtc gatgtgcatt atcagccggg ccacaactcg acttccatgg gtgaaaccaa
    65461 ggatgccgac ggcaagtggc tgatttcgat gaacaagttc tcaaaagacc gcttcctgaa
    65521 tgtgggtccg ctgaagcctg aaaacgaaca gctgatcgac atctcttccg acgagatgaa
    65581 agtggttcac gacgggccga cctttgccga accgcatgac tcgatcatcg ttcgcagcga
    65641 catcgtcaac ccggtcaacg tatgggaccg caacgacgtc acttgggaag acgcccgcaa
    65701 acaggccgaa gccgatggca tcgatctgga agaaggtgcc gaggaaccga tccgggatgg
    65761 caacaaggtg cgggtctaca tgacctcgca ggcaccgaca ttcagccttg agaagttcac
    65821 cgtcaaacag ggcgacgagg taacaatctt cgtcaccaac ctggatgacg tggacgacgt
    65881 gacccacggc ttctgcctgg gcaactacgg catcgccttc gagatcggac cgatggcaac
    65941 cgcgtcgatc accttcactg ccgaccgtcc gggcgtgcac tggttctatt gccagtggtt
    66001 ctgccacgcg ctgcacatgg aaatgcgcgg tcggatgctg gtcgagccgc agggagcgta
    66061 gcccatgcgt tggcctctgc tcataccgct cctgctcggc tcgcccctct gggcggcgga
    66121 ctgggatgtg cccaaccggg cgggggccat caatgaaaca ctggcgcagg cggcggatgg
    66181 agacaccctc cgcctgagcc ccggtgtcta caccgaaaca ctggttctgg accggcccgt
    66241 aaccctcgac gggctgggac gggccacaat agacgggcaa ggaaacggca gcgtcatcac
    66301 cgtaactggg ccgggcgtga ctgtgcgtgg tctgacagtt atcggttccg gttcaagcca
    66361 tgagggtatc gacagtggta tccagctgac caaaacggct aaggcgcccg tggtcgagga
    66421 taacgtgctg ctaggcaacc tctacggcgt cgacattcac ggggccaaag acagcatcgt
    66481 gcgtggcaac cggatcgaag gacgtttgga ccaacggatg aacgaccgcg gcaatggcgt
    66541 ctatgtctgg aatgcccccg gcgcagtggt tgatggcaat gacatccggt atgggcgtga
    66601 cgggatcttt gtgaactcgt ccaagaagaa caccttcacc aacaacctgt tccgcgatct
    66661 gcgctttgcc gtgcactaca tgtatgccga caattcggtg gtcagcgaca acgtctcgat
    66721 cggcaatgat ctgggctatg cggtgatgtt caccaccaat gtgaccgtgg ccaataacgt
    66781 ctcgatcggc gaccgcgaac acggagtgat gctgaactac gccaacaaga gcaccatcac
    66841 cggaaacgtg gtgaaaggtg ccaaggaaaa atgcaccttc ctctataact ccaacaagaa
    66901 cgaattcacc gacaactggt tccagggatg cggcatcggc atccacttta ctgccggatc
    66961 cgagcgcaac cgtatcgttg gcaactcatt catcggaaac cggacgcagg tgaaatatgt
    67021 ctcgaccaaa tgggtcgagt ggtccgaaga cgggcgcgga aattactggt ccgatttcgc
    67081 cgcttatgat gtggatggca acggcattgc cgatgcaccc tatcgcccca atgacagtat
    67141 ggaccatgtg ctgtggaccc aaccctcagc caaattgttg ctcggctccc cagccgtgca
    67201 actggtgcgc tggtctcaat cggccttccc ggcgctgttg ccggggggtg tgatggacag
    67261 caatccattg atgcaagccc ctgaaccccc agctatgaaa aaggtgcctc atgacggata
    67321 aggccctgtc aatcgaccat gttctcaagg accgtggaaa aacccgcgtt cttgacgata
    67381 tcaccctgtc ccttgccccc ggccagcgcg ttgcgctgct gggccataac ggcgcgggca
    67441 agtcgaccct gatcaaatct atcctcggcc tgacgccgat ccatggcgga gccattcgga
    67501 tcggagacgc cacccccggt agtgctcagg cacggcgcga gacggcctat ctgcccgagg
    67561 cggtgtcatt tcatcccgcg ctaaccgggc gtgagcagtt gaccctgttt gcgcagcttt
    67621 caggcgcaaa agccgatgtg tccggtttgc tggatcgtgt cggcctgagc gacgctctgg
    67681 accgtcggat cggcacctat tccaaaggca tgcggcaacg tttgggcctg gcgcaggtgc
    67741 tgttgggcca accgaaagtg gccttgctgg atgaaccgac aagcgggctg gacccgattt
    67801 ctcggcagga cctgtacgcc ataatcgacg aactggctgc ccaaggcacc gccgttctga
    67861 ttgcctcaca cgcgctgacc gaggtcgagg cgcgcaccga ccggatcgcc atcatgcgca
    67921 agggtcagat ggtcgccgac gacaccctga acaatctgtc ggctctggcg ggtctaccga
    67981 tccgcttgaa ggtacgcgca agcgccaatc cggatgtgct ggccgctgaa ctgggcggca
    68041 gccggatcaa tggggcatct gttgaattgc tctgcacacc cgaagacaag atggaggccc
    68101 tgcgccggat cgctggactg ggcgatgcgg tcgcggatgt ggaaatgacc ccgcccaagc
    68161 tggaagatct ctatcgccac tacgcacagg aggatttgca atgattcgct tcctcgccat
    68221 cactcggact gagatgctga tcctgcgccg caaccgctgg ctgctggtcg caactctgat
    68281 catggttttg ttcgctttgg cgctgacctt tgcgggcagc gcgcctactg gcactttggg
    68341 cgtcgacatg ctgaccgtct cggtcgcgtc gatgaccacg ctgtcggttt atcttgcgcc
    68401 gctgctggcg ctgatgattg cctttgacgc catcgccggc gacgtggatc gcggcagcct
    68461 ttcgctgctg ctgtcttacc cggccgggcg cggagaaatc ctgttgggca agttcaccgc
    68521 ccacctcgcc gcgctggcct ttgccatgac catcggtttc ggcaccgcag gcgcagtggc
    68581 cgccttcttt ggcggcgcgg ggccagagag cctgatggcg ctggtccgcc tcatcctcac
    68641 atccatcctg ctgggcgctg tctttctggc gcttggatac ctgttgtccg ccctggcaaa
    68701 gggggccacg gcggcagcgg gtctgtcggc tgggctctgg ctggtttttg tcgtcctcta
    68761 tgatctgggc ctgttggggg ccgtggtcat ggacaagggc ggcactttca cccaatccgt
    68821 ctttccatgg gtgatggtgg ccaacccggc cgacgctttc cgactatgga acatcgccgc
    68881 gaccgaaggc gtcgcgatgg cttccggtat gaccggggcg gcgcaggcgc tgccagtctg
    68941 ggctgcaccc gtctcactgt tgatctggcc ggtgataggc tttgcactcg cccggatcgc
    69001 attccggagg gtcgagccat gaaacgcctc gccctgattg cattggtcgc gctggcggcc
    69061 tgcaaggaag aggtggccga ggcccccgac ccggttgatc tgacccccga tgcgctaagc
    69121 tatttctgcc agatgaacat cgccgaacac ggcgggccga aaggtcagat tcatctggaa
    69181 ggctatcctg cgcctttgtt ctttgcgcag gtgcgcgaca tgctggccta tctaaaaagc
    69241 cccgaacgcg atgccaagat caccgctgtt tacgtcagcg acatgggggt cgcccccagc
    69301 tgggggcagc cgggcatctc caactggatc gcagccgatg gcgcgacctt tgtcgttggc
    69361 gcagatgtcg ccggaggcat gggcgcgcgc gaggtcgtcc catttgcgga actcgacgag
    69421 gccgaagcgt ttatcctgcg ctatggcggg tccgctttgc ccctgcccga gatccccgat
    69481 gccgaagtcc ttggacccgt cgatctggac ttgattctgg agacccccgc atgaccgttt
    69541 tgacccgccg tcgcttcctg accatctcag ccgcctgcgc cgccatgccc gcagccgcca
    69601 gcggttcggc ccaatggcac ggcatcgcgc tgggcgcacc tgccagcctg cggcttgaag
    69661 gcctgacgga tgtacaggcc gcgccgatct ttgccgcggt cgaagccgaa ttgaaccggc
    69721 ttgaggatct cttcagcctc taccgaccac attcgcagat cagccagttg aaccgcaccg
    69781 gtcacttgaa tgcacctgcg cctgagctgc tggaggtgct gagcctgtgt tccgcgcttc
    69841 acgaagcctc gggcgggtcg tttgatccga cgatccagcc gctgtggctg gcgctggcca
    69901 gcggagcgga gcagccaata gtggaacgcg cgcatgcaac gatcggatgg aacaacgtgc
    69961 atgtcggtac ggatgaaatc cgcctgccat atcccagaca ttcggcgatc acgttgaacg
    70021 ggattgcgca aggtgcgatc accgaccgga ttgctgcttt gctgcggtcc ttcgatctgt
    70081 gcaatgtatt ggtggatatg ggtgaggtcg ccgctcttgg ccagcgatac actagcgaac
    70141 catggcgcgt ggggctggcc gcccccgatg gcaaggtggc caaacgaatc aggcttcagg
    70201 atcgagctgt cgcaacctca gcgcccggag gtacgatgtt acagggcaaa catggccata
    70261 tcctgaaccc gaaagggcac aaagttacgc aacacgcagt atcagtatcc gcggcgcggg
    70321 ccgctgttgc cgatgggcta tcaaccgccc tttgcctgac tccggatagc ggagcaaacg
    70381 cgctggcgtc gcggtttcca ggggcgaaaa tcgagatgct actctgagcc acaagagcgg
    70441 cgggcacctc aaaaatatct agcgctcgct ttggggtccc cgttacggtc gggatactca
    70501 gtgaatggtt ttgttggaga attatgttcg ccaatgtgaa ttgattttga cggctggcca
    70561 gtgagatgga ggggtttgcg cccatcaacg aaccgcattg tattgatgct ttagccaagt
    70621 tccccgagga ggcacgccaa catcgagcta tgatttcatc gagtgaatat tgcaagcaca
    70681 gtgactgatg gagagttcct ctaaccgtcc ttaagcgtct aatagggtta agttttttca
    70741 tacacttttt actcattgaa atgcgtcgag tagcagattg ttggcgcatt tcctcaaata
    70801 tttgcatcga tccgaacgaa ggcgctgtgc gcttgaggcg gacgaagatc agtagatctg
    70861 cacgattaca acctacaaag ctccgaaatc gcgcgaattg ttaacgcaat gttaacgatg
    70921 cgttttcgat ccattcaaag acattccggc atactaacag tatgttatgt cgccgacgat
    70981 tatacggcac ctgccaaact ttctagattg gaagacccga tgttaaactt ctctctaaac
    71041 ttcacggttg cctcaattgg gattttttct ggctttctaa caatatatgc ttttttgtga
    71101 tcggctcagg aactgatgtt cgaaccctca accccaaaca gtgcagccgt aaatgcatac
    71161 cggctgaaac gttccaattc ggaatatgac gtagcgatgt gggcagcttg cgctttaatg
    71221 gcgctgcaca aagacgagcc agccgtgttg cgagaatatg catgtctctg ggcgagcaga
    71281 gcgaaattag acggatcaaa aagaagtcag tcagagcagt cataaagtgg acagcccagc
    71341 gattaaaagg caacgacctt aatggataag aattccgcct caaagctaaa tatctgaggc
    71401 taagctgtga ccctgctcct ggatcccgat tgtttggatg taaaagccgt ttctgcctct
    71461 tcgtattgat tgaattgtgg tccatgtctg ctaatcggta ccactgaata actcaaacga
    71521 agcaagcatg agttacactg agattcgcct aataatctga aactagcccg ccaacaaatg
    71581 agcgcgctcg ctttgcgtta tggtcggtcc tgcagttttt gatgatcttt cgcgctttgg
    71641 cgagattgca actgtcggca atactgcaag ctcctttcct gacgcagcat ttgaggatac
    71701 gctagttact tttttctcag cgccctagcc ttgtcaaacg ccagaacggg gcaaccccat
    71761 catgaggaaa aaaactgaca ggcccatcac tttccgcgcg cccgaggata tcctcacctg
    71821 tttggttctt cagtgtctca ttcaaaggta gcaatctatt gccgtcgaat ggcttgatct
    71881 gggggtgctc ccagttttgc tttgacagca tcaacatgcg gcgtagtcca acccgcaccc
    71941 tctcgccagc ttcactctgc caagggcgca gccctgcagc tgaaagaagg tcgaacaggt
    72001 taacccaact ctgtaaattg aaagcccaat agtgctgcgt cagtgtgcgc tgcagttcgt
    72061 gcggttgatc tccatcaggg gtgatcgtag aaatggctcg agcttgcgct cgtaagtcga
    72121 tggcttgcag ataatcttct ttttccagaa aggcggcaag actggcggcc tgcaagtcat
    72181 agcatgtccc gtggttgttg gctgctctgc attcttggcg accttgcaca ctatcagtga
    72241 accaatcaaa gaactccgcg ctccactctt tcatgtggtc ggttatgtgc gaatctctaa
    72301 gaatccgaac cgcatcaaga agaaaataaa aatctttggt ttcgataacc ccatgggcag
    72361 cccccatgtt accctggtga cccagccgaa cctgcgcata agaaaggttg ggcttcatgc
    72421 cagtttcagc gtccaggaac cacgtcctca gaattgagca ggcgtgtgcg tggaaactcg
    72481 gatcggcgcc ttgtaatgta ctcgctaatg caagggctgt ggtgtcgtcg aagacgcgtt
    72541 gcagacgtgt tcggtcgaag cggtcactct ctggttcata aagttccgtg cccggcagtc
    72601 gttcaccgtc gcgcctgaca tagggcaaac catctttcga atttgggttc ggccaccaat
    72661 atggcgctgg atgaaaatag tcgcgaagat cgccagaggg gccgggctcg ggtttttgcg
    72721 taaccgaaaa gggccctcgg tctaaagctt gctgtgcagc ttcccgaaca gctgcccaat
    72781 cttctgactg tgccggacca gccgtggtca agtcatatga tagggcttgg tgttgcgcga
    72841 acgtcgcacg gactgggcgc gccgacaaca tgtccaaagt cgaacggatc gcagaagcgc
    72901 gtgcgagacc acggttaaca aatgccttcc gatcagcctg ttcaaggtgg gcttttcctg
    72961 acgccagccg cgcgacccaa ccggcttgcc caacccgatg accatcaggg tgaactcggc
    73021 gtggcggaat gtcgaaatct tccacaggcc atcgcgtcca cggaccctcg ataccaagat
    73081 gcatgaaaag ctcaaccttt ggacgacgac catatggaag gtcctcgttg aacctcaatg
    73141 gtgcatcgca tcgaaaaacc aattggggct cttcttccgc agaaaaggta ttgttaggtt
    73201 ccagcaaatc ttgattgttg gtgatccttg ccattggaac aacaaaatat cgcttgtccc
    73261 gggcctctaa gatgttcgaa tgcagccgcg cccatcctga ggacgtaagg aagcaattcc
    73321 catcaaaagg cagcgcccac ttgccgtatt ccagacaaaa ctcgagagct gcatttcgtg
    73381 caccgttgtt gtgcatcaca tagttattgc gggcgcggta agcctgcata accgcctgcg
    73441 tcgtgcgcgt actggttgaa tctatttcaa gatgtccgtc gtagaacata tcaggctgtt
    73501 tgaacgtatc gaagctgtaa ccgatagact gatattcttc tggatcgaag gcgatacgtc
    73561 gataggtctg ccctcgttcc tcaagtaagc cgataatctt tgcttcagtc tcagcgttaa
    73621 atatcctatt gatcaaccat aactttctta cgccatcgaa ttctggttca ttatctaaaa
    73681 taaagcgcac atttgagagg ctttggccaa ccttgtgcct tggctcgaga tcgttgccga
    73741 caatccgaca gagcgcgaat gtatccgcca aatcgttgat ctcatattcc agttttggat
    73801 caatgggctc ttgtttcaca tcacgcagag taccgctgat gtcacccatc cgctgcacgc
    73861 tgaaagaagt gttgatgcgg ttgcgcctaa tgtctcgccg atatcggtgc aacctgtaca
    73921 gcaggtagag agggaacaaa gctatgatcg atattcgaat tagcggggag cttcgcttga
    73981 agtcatgtat aagttgttca agcaaagctt gtctcctgta agatcgcctt ggtacgcata
    74041 ttggctttgt ttgatctcaa caaccaatat aaaagcgata attcgctcat gatcggctcg
    74101 gctcttctga gcctttgttc actgcagtgc cccatttgat ttggaccacc gttatttgtg
    74161 aacgtatcgc gaacagagtg tttttacgct cgatcagaga ggatcaaaaa tataacttat
    74221 ggcccacggc ttgggaggat tacactgtgg cactgagcag atttctggac cgcattgttt
    74281 caaatatacg agcgtgtaga acacaccatc aaaccttggg atcaaacacc tagcgaaaaa
    74341 cacattgctg ccgaaataga gggcagagat cgcgctttcg ttgaaagctt caaaatctct
    74401 aggcacgaga atggccgcca tgacgatcga cgtcaggttg atcatcacta tgtatgccgg
    74461 aacgatacta cgcaaccgcg cgagatagaa tgcaacgaaa gagaaatttg cacgctcacg
    74521 ctggcgtagg atgatcgacg tgatgaggta tcccgaaatc acaaagaaca cgtccacgcc
    74581 aacaaatcca ccggcaagcc atgcacaatt ggcgtgaaac gcgacaaccg ccaggacagc
    74641 cagcgcgcgc aggccttgaa tgtcgtcccg tagcgtttta ggcaccggtg acacactgtt
    74701 cagatgcggg tcgcggggca ttatcgtgct tttgatacct tgcagtatga ttttggcgaa
    74761 gagccaacct ccagagtgcg gatactcaga aaatctctgc aaggcaatcc gtagtcaggc
    74821 agttcagagc ttgaaacgct ggtgaaatac cctcatagac aatgcgatcc cctcagccac
    74881 cgcctgagag cataagagct aaagcgcgaa agacacctat gacgaaaaac tatggactga
    74941 tcggagcagc cggttacata gcacctcggc acatgaaggc catccgagaa accagcggaa
    75001 tcctaaaaac cgcttatgac ctgaacgata gcatcggaat tatggacagt ttcttccccg
    75061 atgcccgctt ctttacggag ttcgagcagt tcgaggcaga tgtcttttcg cgccgaactg
    75121 acggagagcg ggtcgactat atcggaatct gctcaccgaa ttacctgcac aaggcgcaca
    75181 tggggtttgc gttacgcgcc ggggcggatg cgatctgtga aaagcctctg gttctaaacc
    75241 cgtccgagat tgatgagctt gcagcgttgg aaaaggaaac cggtcatcga atcaactcca
    75301 tcctgcaatt gcggctgcat cccgccatcc ttgctctcaa ggacaagatc gctcagagcg
    75361 gaccggatcg tatccatgat gtcgatctag gatatttcac atcgcgtggc agctggtatt
    75421 acgcttcctg gaaaggttat gagcataagt cgggcggtat cgccaccaac atcggcgttc
    75481 atttttacga catgctttct tttatttttg gaccattgaa atcctcagtg gtgcattatc
    75541 gagcagcaga cgcttcggcc ggttaccttg agttccagca ggcgcgagtc agatgggtgt
    75601 tgtcgatcaa ccgcgcacac ttgcccgccc aaacaccaga gggtcagacc acctatcgct
    75661 cgatcaccgt tgatggtgag gaggtcgaat tttctggcgg gttcaccgat ctacacaccg
    75721 ctagttatca tgggatactc ggtggaaacg gctttggcct cgatgcggtg cgcccttcca
    75781 tcgaactcgt aagcagcatc cgttcggccg cgattgaacc cagaaagggg gagcaacacc
    75841 cggatctggc gaaggttatc aatacatgat tgctgtcttt gcctatgctt ttccacatag
    75901 gaaaagccgc gatattcttg tagaattggc tctggcaggc aaaaaaaaag tctgtgtaat
    75961 tgccgccccc atggagtcgc ttcccaatgt ggacaggacc aggtattcgg tgaagtcact
    76021 gcgattcgcg ccgccgcagg atactgctga ggtcgctcga tcgctcggct ttgattatgt
    76081 ggaaatgaaa cacagtgata ttgacgcggt ctcacaccat gtcgcagaaa aaggcctaaa
    76141 gcttggcatc gtggccggtg ctcgcatcct gaaacgcccc gtgattgagt gtttcgacga
    76201 ggggatcgtc aacttccacc caggcccgat ccccgaaacc tccggtctag atgcattctt
    76261 ctacaccgtt aagaagagtg tttcagccgg ggtgacgaca catcttatcg acgctcgcgt
    76321 cgacgcgggg cagcagattt atttcgacac ggtggagatt ggcccctcag acaccgcaga
    76381 aaccgtgcag gaaaacatct atcagctgca gctgattgcg ctccgccgtt ttctgtctga
    76441 cagagacggc gagcggcttg cccatcgcga agtcgactgg tcgggtaaga acaccccgat
    76501 gacctccgac gagaagtggc agatattgct ggacttccct gcttggcgct cgcagcaggt
    76561 tgtacttcag gcggccaaac gcctggtttt tgcttgtgaa gcgggaaggc ttgcagaggt
    76621 ttcgaaatat ctggacaggt ttcctcagtt gctggaacat cgaacacccg aaggttggac
    76681 tcccttgatc gtcgctgcat ttaatcagca aaaagatatt gtagccgagt tacttaaccg
    76741 tggcgcggac ccgaacgcta ccggcagaaa cggcaccacg gtgctgatgt acgcaaaatc
    76801 ggccatactg aagggtgaat ccgaaaacct ggcgcttctg gatttattga ttgccaaggg
    76861 tgcagacagc agccgacgcg acaagttcgg gcacgcggtg ttggattacg tcaaggattc
    76921 taaggtcctg acgagatatt tcaccgcaaa aagtggaggg gcctgatgca gttcattgac
    76981 cttgcagccc agcaggagcg catccgggac aagatcgacg cgcgcatcgc agcggtgctg
    77041 tcacatgggg cctatatcat gggtcccgag gtcaaggagc ttgaagaagc tcttgccgct
    77101 ttctgcgggg caaagcactg catttcctgc gccaacggca ccgatgcgct tcaacttgcg
    77161 ctcatggcgc ttgagatcgg acccggtgac gcagtcttta ttccgtcctt cacctttgct
    77221 gcctctgcgg aggtagtacc tttcgttggc gccacgccag tctttgtcga tattgatctc
    77281 gacagctaca atatgtcccc aaacagccta gttcgtgcgg tggagcacgc ccgtgtcaac
    77341 ggcctgcgac ctgccgccgt catgcccgtg gatctatttg gcagacctgc cgaatacgtc
    77401 acgttggaac agatcgcgga caacttcgac ctgcaattga tctgtgacag tgcccagggc
    77461 tggggtgcat gctacaaggg ccgcaccacc ggcagcattg gccgcatcac cacaacctcg
    77521 ttctttcccg ccaaaccact tgggtgctat ggcgatggcg gggcgctctt cacagacgat
    77581 ccagaacttg cagcagtgct agacagtttc cgcgttcacg gaaaagggat cgagaaatat
    77641 gacaatgtga gaattggtgt gaactcgcga ttggacacgc tgcaagccgc gattctgctc
    77701 gaaaaactag ccctctatgc cgaggaaatc accgcccgtg aagccatcgc gcaacgatat
    77761 accagcgcac tgtcgacgca tttcgtcacg cctgatattc cgcacgacgt tcaatcgacc
    77821 tgggcccaat acacgctgcg cgccaagtcc gctgaacagc gcagcgaggt tatggcctca
    77881 ctaaaaaaac aaggcattcc gacagctata tattatccca aacctttgca ttaccaaact
    77941 gcataccgtg actttcccgc agatccggaa ggattgagaa acagcgaaac cgcctccaca
    78001 tgcgtgttca gcatccccat gagtccgtac ctgacacagg acgatcagga aaaagtaatc
    78061 gccgcattgc ttgcataagc gcaggaaata cagcttagtt cgaagggaag caaacccatg
    78121 acaccgaacc ggtcaggtaa gatcatcagt cttacatacc atgaaatcac gcaggacgcc
    78181 cgtgtcctga aacaggcgcg cgttcttcga aatgccggat acgacgtcaa tgtgtattgc
    78241 gactggcccg aaggcctgcc ggagcatgat gagatcgatg gcgtcaaaat cacgcgcttt
    78301 gaatgttata gctctaaaaa tgcccgtgca gacattcttg acaaattgac attcctgaac
    78361 cgctccaaag acgagatacg caaacgctat ttgccctttg caaaatcggt agaagctctt
    78421 gaaacactga tccccagtat cgaagagaag ttcggcgcgg gcgccattga aaaagcccaa
    78481 tccagttatt tcaaaacggc cgacggcgcc gagcgtcggc ggcgatttgt ggagtatctt
    78541 tcactcaaga tgcggatcaa actgttcgag aaatcgctgc cgtttgcctc gattaatcct
    78601 gagaccggta agaaatctcg caaagtgacg gatatgcgaa agaactaccg agtttggagg
    78661 aagaaactct atcaggcaca atccattcac tattgctcga actttccgga aatcgaaagc
    78721 aaggacggca tcgtcgcaat tcatgcccat gacatctatt gcctaccatg cggcgtcatg
    78781 ttgtcacaac ggctcaaggt tccgctgatt tatgacgcac atgaatacga acccgcgcgc
    78841 gcgacaaaaa tggatgagca agcccctgag cttccggaat ggattgaaga cgactgtttt
    78901 ccctatgtca cacgcatgat caccgtgtcg gacgggttcg gggagctcta tgaaaagcgg
    78961 tttgccgggc cgcctccgac gatcgtcatg aatgcgccgg aggttgaagc gtcgacactc
    79021 acgaaaccgg tacaggtgcg tgaaggtttt cgcacggtgc gggaacaagc gaacgtgggt
    79081 gacgatgtcc cattgatagt atttaccggc ggaattcagc gtacgcaccg cggagtcgac
    79141 aaggtattgg aggcgatggt ccatctgccg gaggcgcatt tggtctctct gggaccgcgg
    79201 catgtcacca atgacgcatg gtttgaaagt gtcgccaaac aactgggcgt aagcgaccgg
    79261 gtgtccttgt tgccaccggt tgatgcacgc gatgtgcccg cagccataag tacggcccat
    79321 gtgtcggttt gcccctttca ggacgtgtca ctgaatcacc ggttggccat gccaaataag
    79381 cttttcgaag ctgcttttgc ccgcattccg atctgtgtct ccgacctgcc agaaatgcgg
    79441 cggtttgtcg aaacgctggg gatcgggaga gcgatggacc agactgatcc gaaagccatc
    79501 gccgccacac ttcaagaggt attcgacaac cgggatgcct accttatgac gccggaggcc
    79561 gagaacaggc tggtgaacca ctacagctgg caaagacaag cagaaaaact gctggctttg
    79621 tacgacgagg tcttgtcacc tgcctctgta gcggagtgac tcgacgcaag gcgcaaaccg
    79681 gcatcagctc gttcgaacta aatacctttg cagcgcgcgt tatccataga aagaagctat
    79741 cttttcggcg atgacttgtg acacgttgcc agtgccatag agggctacgt catctccggt
    79801 tgttccaaga gccgcgcgca cggcctttac gatgtctgca ccagagcttg gtggacagag
    79861 ccggttccac ccggtctcaa ccagttcggt ccattctgtt tcatcgcgca gtgtgacgca
    79921 tggaacccct tggaaatagg cctctttctg aacgcctccg gaatcggtca cgatcaatgc
    79981 ggcccttcgt tccagcgcca gcatatctag atacccaatc ggctcgacgc atctgatacc
    80041 ggaaccgagt tttacacctg cctgctctag cttgccacgc gtcctcgggt gtagtggaag
    80101 cacaatcggt atttcttcgg cgaccagaga taaaccttcc acaatggccc tcagccgcat
    80161 tggatcgtcg gtgttttcct gccggtgcac cgtcgcgagt ataaagccgc cagcgtcaat
    80221 cgataaatct ccggccaacg tattgctttg atccgccaaa tccccgaaca aatgggctgc
    80281 atcctgcatg acgtcgccta cttccagcac tttcgaggca gggatgcctt cattctcaag
    80341 gtttcttgta gccgtttcgg ttggtgtaaa aagcagatcg gaacaatggt ctgtcaggat
    80401 gcggttgatt tcttccggca tcttgcgatt gaaggagcgc aaccccgcct cgacatgcgc
    80461 taccttgatg tgcaatttgg aagcggcgag cgctccggca atggtggaat tggtatcacc
    80521 gaacaccaac acccagtctg gcttttcctc cagaaagact gtctctagcc cttcaagcat
    80581 gcgcccggtc atcgcgccgt gaccaacatt ggaaatccca agattgtagc gcggtttcgg
    80641 gatacccagt tcgtcaaaaa acacgtcgga catgttggaa tcgaagtgct gaccagtatg
    80701 aatgataacc tcttcgacac cggcacaatt ctggaatgca cgcgcgacag gggcgctttt
    80761 aacaaactgt ggccgcgctc cgatgatcgt acagactttc atagtgacaa cactctattt
    80821 caaggaagtt gaaggcaggc taggccgttg gaacgatttt gccacggcga cggtacactc
    80881 cccgagtgtc aatcagcaaa ggcgcgtgct tggcgatcac ttcgaaatcg aaatccgtat
    80941 ggtccgtcag cagaatgaca gcatcctgtt gtgccagtgt ctcaggcgtc aactctatag
    81001 attcaagatc gaacttatgc tcgcgcatca caggaaacgc aggcacatgc gggtcggagt
    81061 aggacagatc aaccccccaa tcccgcagca gttccatgac aaacaccgag gggctttcgc
    81121 gcacatcttc gatgtcgcgc ttgtacgcga tgcccagcac aaggaccttg gcccctttca
    81181 acgccttgcc gcgctccgac aaggcgcgga ccaacttgtt caccacgtag gacggcatgc
    81241 tcgcattgat ctcacccgct agctcgatga agcgggtgtg cagcccatac tcgcgcgctt
    81301 tccaggtcag gtaaaagggg tcgattggaa tacagtgccc gccgatgccg ggcccgggat
    81361 agtatgcagt gaatccgaag ggtttggtag cagcggcatc aatgatctca aatatgtcaa
    81421 gacccatggc gttcgcgacg attttcattt cgttcatcag gccaatattc accgaccgct
    81481 gaatattttc cagcaacttg gtcatctccg ccgccgccgt cgaactaacg ggcacgactt
    81541 tggaaacaat cgcgctgtaa agcgcctcac ccacatcgcg acaggctcgc gtatcaccgc
    81601 ccagaacctt gggaatggtc tgtgtattga aatgtgcatt gcccgggtct tcacgttcag
    81661 gcgagtagac aaggaagaaa tccttaccca ccgtcaggcc ggctttcccc acatagggtt
    81721 tcagcacttc attggtggtg cctggccaag tcgtgctttc gagcgccagc agttgacctt
    81781 cccgcagaaa cttactgatc atatccatgg tcgaagtcac aaaactgagg tccggctcac
    81841 gggttttgtc cagtggtgtg ggaacacaga tgatgatcgc atcacaatcg ccgatgcgcg
    81901 aaaaatcact tgtggcttca aaaccgtttt tctgaatttc ttcaagtgca ccgctaggga
    81961 tatgcccaat cgggctctga cacgcattca attgcgcgat tcgatcttcc agaatgtcga
    82021 atcccagaac cgaaaaacct gccgtcccgg acgcgacggc cagcgggata cctacgtagc
    82081 ccatcccgat gataccaatt ttggcttgtc gactttcgat acggtttatt agtgtttttt
    82141 ctatcgcgag gatttcttga atggacatcc aacctgacct tggcggtaat ctttgagacc
    82201 agttacttga agctttcaca taagacaaca ggatactcgt aacacagaac ttattgccat
    82261 ttaatgtcgg ttgctcacaa gtatggagtg cagtgcaact gcaaagccga aggggtttgg
    82321 ggaagaccaa atagcatatt atgtaatttc gacgtcaggg aaattgggac ggacggcgac
    82381 tcaatcaaag atcgtaattg gatcatactg ttgctttgtt tagcaaccca atttagcgct
    82441 gcaaatgatc gaatgcatat gccttcaatt actgctggat atagcaagtc cttgaaactt
    82501 ctaaaccagt gaagtggcca ttatctaaat cgccctctac tccagcagct catctccatc
    82561 gcgtgcggct ggtcgcctat ggcgaccaca ctttgtctcg atcacgaagg acgaccacgt
    82621 cagtggcaaa ttcaatcagc atttggaagg caggtgtttc gtctatgtgg acgaagctat
    82681 gttcggaggt gatcggcgca acgccggggc tatcaagacg atgttgactg agccaaaaat
    82741 catgatcgag cgaaagggcg ttgaccccat tgcctacgac aatcgcatga tctttacggc
    82801 aacttcaaat gagcgctccg tggtgcctgc ggacattggc gacaggcgat ggcaggtgtt
    82861 ccaagtgtcg ccgcagaggc gggacgacaa agcctatttc tctgctctga tgcgacagat
    82921 ggaagaaggc gggtatgagg ctatgctcta cgacctgctc cgacgtgatg cctccttgag
    82981 tcccaaccct cgggtgacaa tcaagacgcc ggagttgttt gatcagatca tccaagcaca
    83041 aggaccgata gagaaatacg tctatcaaat cctggatgcc ggttacctgc cgcagcctga
    83101 tgctccgggg aacggacctg gcgtgacgac cattgctgcg atgtattcgg agttgcgccg
    83161 tacccagccc gcacagtacg tgcagcggac catgtttggt caggagttgc ggaagatgtt
    83221 tccaaacctt cggacagcac aaaacggaaa gttcgtggaa agacaccttg gatcaggcga
    83281 tcccgttctc gagcgctcaa ctcggtatca tttcccgcca ctcgccgcat gtcgggagag
    83341 cttcgagtga tacatcggtc aggaaatacc ctggtcagac accaccacgg aatggctcgg
    83401 agacgttgat ccagcaccag actacggcga cttcaaacgg gatcgaaacg agccgcttta
    83461 atatgggcaa tataggcaaa cggggtggtg ctagccgccc cgttaagccg cgcctttgtc
    83521 ctaattttca aatacctata cccaccatac aacctataca cttgtggtcc tctctcctct
    83581 tcaggacgga ggaagttaga tcgttcttac tgcgcgtaag gccacgctaa gcatctgcta
    83641 ttttgctttt tcacaggtct gtcggggatg tagttttgtt gagaagaatg gtgccgctga
    83701 taggacttga acctacgacc ccatcattac gaatgacgtg ctctaccggc tgagctacag
    83761 cggcatcctt ctcttccgtg gccctactat ggccctacta gttactatgt gctttctcta
    83821 actcattggc atcaaacgtc aatcacgagc ggacccgcta cttacgaagg acctgctcta
    83881 ccagctgagc tattgaggca attcagaggt tccgtttagc ggcagggtac aggtcattca
    83941 agggcggttc gctcaggcag tggtgttgac ccattcgcta tcatcccgca tcctgactcc
    84001 gacttgatcc gcttggcggg tttggttggt taatcaaata tttaccaagg tcatttgaat
    84061 gctcggagaa tcgcagaaga cctatgtgct ggatacccac cggctgcgcg atccggaaga
    84121 gacccttgcc atcgtcaaac cgtttctcaa agagatgggc atcacacgga tcgcgaatct
    84181 gaccggactg gatcggatcg ggttgccgac cgtgatggtg acgcggccca attcgcgctc
    84241 ggttgcggtg tcgctgggca agggattgtc gctgagtgcg gcgcaggcct cgggggtgat
    84301 ggaggcgatc gagtcgtggc atgcagaacg gatcgaactg ccgctgcggc tgtgcagcca
    84361 caccgatctg gcgcaggaaa acgtggtcga tgtggaccgc ctgccccgcg taaccggcgg
    84421 gcagtttgac cctcacggtg cgatgctgtg ggtgcagggg caggacctga acgcggatgc
    84481 tgcttgctgg gtgccctatg agatggtgga tacggattac acgacctcta tggccaaagg
    84541 acagcgcgcg tttccgcgta cgacaaatgg tctggcatcg ggaaacgatg ccgctgaggc
    84601 tagctgccac gcgatctgcg aattgatcga gcgcgatgcc acgacgctgt ggcatcatcg
    84661 gggtccaaca ccccgcgtcg attctgatac agtcgatgat ccgcgctgcc gtcaggccat
    84721 gggcctgatc gcagaggcgg ggctagagct ggggatctgg gacacgacct cggatatcgg
    84781 catcgccagt tttcgctgtg ttatctgcga gaccagcgag gcaaacggcc atatcgggat
    84841 tggggatggc tgtcaccccg accgcgccat cgcgctgcta cgcgcgctga ccgaggcggc
    84901 gcaaacacgg ctgacctata tctcaggcgc gcgggacgat ctggaccctg aggagtttat
    84961 cgacgaggcg cgcctgtggc gcggacggta tgttcgcgag ctgatcgaag gcgcaaagcc
    85021 gacagagcgt tttaaggatt gcccctcgca cgtcaccgga tctttcacag aagacctcga
    85081 tctacttttg tcccggttgt ctgaggctgg gatcggccaa gtggtaacgg ttgatctgtc
    85141 ccgacccgag atcgacatcg cggtcgtccg cgcggtcatt ccggggctgg aagccccgca
    85201 tgacgatcct gacttcatcg ccggtccgcg ggcgcgagcg gtgtcggcat gaccgtcgtt
    85261 gtttttgttg gacccacgct gcgacccgag gccgtgcagg aacaactgga tgccaccatc
    85321 ctgcccccgg ttcagcaggg cgatgtgtat cgtgcggtgc gcgacaggcc gcaagcaatt
    85381 ggcattatcg acgggtattt cgacggggtg ccttcggtct ggcacaagga aatcctgtgg
    85441 gcgctggaac agggcattcc ggtattcggc agcgccagca tgggtgcttt gcgggcggcg
    85501 gaactggctg atttcgggat gatcggtgtc ggacgggtgt tcgaggatta cctgagcggc
    85561 gccattgcag atgacgatga ggtcgcggtg ctgcacggcc ccgccgagct tggcttcata
    85621 ccgttgagtg agcctatggt ctcgatccgg gccacgctgt ccgcagcggt gaaggccaaa
    85681 gtggtgtcgg aggatgaggc acagatattg ctgggtgcag ccaaggcgct gcactatcgc
    85741 gaccgggttt gggacaaggt gatttcggtt gcaaagaccg acacagactc ggcgacgttt
    85801 ctgaactggt tgcccggcgg gcaggtggat gccaaaggag acgacgcacg cgagatgctg
    85861 gcgcagatgg cgcggtacct ggaagcaggt tcctacgcgc cggaatcgac acgcgtcgaa
    85921 cgaactctgg tctggcgtga actgcggact cgtgtggatt ccgaaaccgc tccgcatgac
    85981 ccggatgcgc gggcactggt ggacgaactg cggctggacc ctgcccttta tgtccaacta
    86041 cgcgaccgcg ccgcgttgca cctgttggcg cgcgacgaag catatcggat aaatcaccta
    86101 cctgatcggg ataccctgcg aagacagatg actttacacc gtcgcgcggc ccgcctgccc
    86161 cgccactccg atctgatgga atggttgcag gacaacgatc tgacgcttgc tcaatacgag
    86221 gcgttgctgg cggactgttc ctacaaagat acggccatca cagcgcgcgc ggatgagctc
    86281 gacgttgccc tgctagccca actgcgccac gatggtcgct atggcgcgct gcgagatcgg
    86341 gcgcgacgca aggccagccg gatggcgggg ctggatcggg tgaatggttc tgcaaacaga
    86401 atgcaatcgc tgctctggta ttttgaaacg cggcttgacc aggcggtgcc agatgatctt
    86461 gaatcccatg caatcgcgct tggccttgac gggcgcgagg cgtttcttga tctgattgaa
    86521 gctgaataca tgttttgtcg caccgaaggc gaaccgggac aataacggga ggggacaatg
    86581 acgatctggc ccgactactc ggacaacgaa actccgggca cacggttctt gctttatccg
    86641 caatcgccct tcttagagcc gaattcgaaa cctgaactgg tcgagatctc tgccccgcag
    86701 ggtacgatcg gaccgggccc ctcggggccg cgaatgtatg cgatgtaccc ggtcgacaag
    86761 acgaccccct atggcgcgat gattgaaggc gaagaagggc ccgagatgta tctgcccgcc
    86821 tgggatggct atatcctgcc gccgcctgag cccgacgagt tcggaaattt tatccatatc
    86881 gatcccgacg atccggcctt tgaagctgct catctgtttg gcgcagcaca ttttacgatg
    86941 gatgtgtggg agggctattt cggccgccct atcccctggc atttcgagcg tgattttgaa
    87001 cggttggaac tttccctgct gcccagcctt gataacgcgc atatcggctg gggatttctg
    87061 gagaccggcg gcactcgaga acatggcgag gaataccgcc cctatagcct taattttgac
    87121 gtcgtagcgc atgagatcgg ccatgccatc atctacagcg tcatcggcat gccgtcagaa
    87181 gaggacgcaa ctggcgagta ttatggattc catgaatcag cagcagatat ggtggcactg
    87241 cttgcatcac tgcatttcgg ttcagtcgta gatgaactgc tgaagaacac gcgcgggaac
    87301 ctgtatacct ataaccggct cagccgattt gcagagctgt cccaaaactc gcaaatccgc
    87361 atcgccgcta atgaccggac tttgtccgag ttctcacatg gctggtccag tgaacacgcg
    87421 ctgtcggaac cgctgaccgg ggcgatgttc gacattctgg tcgatatcta ccacgagcgg
    87481 ctggttgcac atgatgtgat cgaccccgag atggaggagc tttcggatga gctggaaggc
    87541 tctgacgaat acaacgcgat catgcaggat ttattcgacg agcattacgc cgctgaaccg
    87601 gaaggattcc gcgtggcgct gatagaagcg cgggatttgc tgggcaccta tcttgccgac
    87661 gctttggaaa tgctggatgc tgatatgctg agctacttcg gggttgagcg cgcgttggtt
    87721 gttgttgacc aagagatcac aggaggggca ttccgccaga tcatcgaagg caatttccgc
    87781 atgcgcgaca tcggattgac acgccctggc ccgcgtctga ctaagccgga tgggtcgagc
    87841 catgcagcat cggttcgaac actagcgccc gagccgaaag aaccttaaag tctttgtttt
    87901 tacctcggtt ttatgtcagg ttacgggcac ggggtgataa ttcgacaaac gaagcgcaga
    87961 ccaatgcgca aaccgggacg gacgtggcag aaagctccgt cagcccccga tagggagaaa
    88021 gtgatatgtc tgagtcgtta ctcagttttt ccgaggtatt attgtttggg cgagagttaa
    88081 gtgatctaaa actgcggcag aaatcggtcc ggctggcaat tgaggtggcg acgaattttg
    88141 atttttcaga tgagatcacc aagattgatg gtgtggctgt ccgcgaagat gatcggattc
    88201 ttgtgcaggt tggagacagc gcaaacaaca aatccgggat ttacaagatc atcaaggacc
    88261 agaacgacgg cgacaagctg aaattggaca aacgtaagaa agtctctttt gaatcatttg
    88321 tctacgttcg tcggggacgc gttttcaaac acacattctg gcagcagaca gcgaacagcc
    88381 acagccagca gttgtttgtt gaacaagatg accgcagaaa gggtcgcggc gtaaacaact
    88441 tcatcgggga ccagttcgga ggcgatgccc ggctggcccg aatctatggc ttcgcatatg
    88501 acggcaccta ttacgaaatg ccggaaccga cgatctttct ggtccatggc gcaggcgaca
    88561 gcgccacggg tggcaacctg ccctatgggt tcaagctgca aaccagcaat gacgccggcg
    88621 cccaggacac cacgcaacag gcggcacgtg ccccgatgag cccctcggta tcaggtgttg
    88681 cagccgcgga ctaccagatg gcgaatgaca tccgtgtctg gaactatgat caggccgatt
    88741 acaccatccg catggatatt gccgccggtc agatcgaaga agtgctgctg gacgtctatt
    88801 tcgaatacga cgcgccgatg atggccggag ccaaggtatc gggagccaag gtgagcgggg
    88861 ccaaggtttc aggcgccaag gtcagcggag ccaaagtgtc gggtgctaaa gtttcaggtg
    88921 ccaaagtcag cggcgcgaag gcccgcgggg aatagggcct gattaagcaa agcgcggttg
    88981 gattaagcct gatatgaaaa gtgttgctgg ccacatacgt gcaggtgtgt gggctgcagc
    89041 aactttatgt cagcattgaa cccaatccag gctttgtcgc accgccctat ttctgcatgg
    89101 ggcgaagctt cgagacttat tactcaatga aaaacgcggg atggtaagtt accgcgccgt
    89161 caggttgctt tccttttaag acttgctgca tgaaatactc gggcggcaca ccttcaaatc
    89221 gaagcctgtc atctcgtaca aacccgaaac gcggataata atccgggtgc cccataacta
    89281 cgcatccatt tgcatccaga gcgcggagct tccgcagccc atcttggata agagcgccac
    89341 caattccttt gccctggtgg tcaggatgga cggatactgg acccaggcca taccaattca
    89401 tgtctttgcc attaatcagg accggggaaa atgcagcgtg acctaacagc tccccatctt
    89461 cctcagcgac caatgacaag gtgagagcgg aagcttcgcg caggccatcg actatagcag
    89521 cttccgtgcc tgaactgtgc tctgctgtag caaatgctgc ctcggttaca gcctgaatga
    89581 gcgcaatgtc agcgcctgtt tcgttacgta ttatcataac atcatcatgc tgttctgttg
    89641 tttggctgtc gcccaacaga gcggcgaccg atagccgtta tgctgttaga gccggagttt
    89701 cgcgacacgg tcaagcgctt acggcgcagt ttaccaatga tgtcgagtgt gcagtcggag
    89761 agcagggatc tgtcaagcat attgcacaca acatgcacta tttttccatt gggattgcgt
    89821 tcgtggcgga ttgttccgcc ttgagccaac atgtgcagga cgctttgttc agttattgat
    89881 atattcatgg ttacctgcgg aaacttctaa ttgtgcgtgg ttgcatcgga caccgcgccg
    89941 gatgaaaggc ggcggcgcag gacgcatccg ttcttgcctc tcagaatcca gcctttttca
    90001 aaccttcgac aaaatgctgc gtatcgtcgg acaggcggtc tggttgaacc ttggcccagt
    90061 gcgagagtga gaaatttgga tgcgccgcgc gatgtttgtc agcgatctgg cgggccatgt
    90121 ccaattcgcc tttatgcgca tagctggcgg ccagcacccg ctgcccttcg gtcgggttgt
    90181 tcatcttgtt cacgcacgag atcacgtcgt catagcgctt gagattgtaa taggctccgc
    90241 ccagatgcca aaggtattga tcagggaaat acgggttcag acgcattgcc tgttgcagat
    90301 gcttgatcgc agtatcgtta tctccccaat gggccagtgc gtctgcgtag tccgagtgca
    90361 tatccgcgtc attggggttc agctgcaggg cgcgcttgta ggattcgatc gcggaatcga
    90421 actcttttcg ataaagctgt acataaccca gctctccaaa cccgcgtgca tcggtcgggt
    90481 cgagttccac ggcgcgttgg gccaacgata gtgccttgtc gagtgcgctg tttgggtctt
    90541 cagtccacga atagcgccaa tcaatgttca acgtacgcga cagggctgct gcagcccgcg
    90601 catagccgcc gtcacgctca agagcggatt catagcaatg ctgcgccttg cggttatcgt
    90661 tgcgtgtgta cttgaagata tgatgctgcc cctgaaggac agacccatag gcctgcaagt
    90721 ctgacgggat cgcctgtacc atgcgctgtt tttcatgcga ctcgatcatc actgcggtgg
    90781 ctgcaacaat gcattcagtc acttcatcca gaatatcgaa tatatcgtcg agcttgcggt
    90841 caaacctctc gccccaaatg gtgcgttcag tgttggcgtc aatcagctcg gccgtgatcc
    90901 ggattctgct ggatgatcgg cgcacgctgc cgcgcgcgat gtagcgcacg tttaggcgcc
    90961 gggcagcttc ttgaggcgac attgactggg ttttgaagaa gaaggacgag tttcgggcga
    91021 tgatgaacag gttccggaac ttggacaggt tcatgatgat gtcatcggtt agcccttcgg
    91081 cgacccagtt atcatcttcc tcaccaccct gactggcaaa cggcaatacc gcaaccgagg
    91141 ggatatcggg ccgttcgagc acttccaact gcatctcagg acgcaaggtg gcggccattg
    91201 tcgctccttc gacctcggtt cgaacacagt atgtcgcgac cggagacatg atgttcttga
    91261 gctgtttggg gccaaggaat tcataaccat aacgcagccg gttgcggatc tgctcataaa
    91321 cggccgcact aacataaacc cgctcgggct cggcaatctc ttgcaggcgg gcggcgatgt
    91381 tgacgttgtc gccgtggatg ccacgttcat ccatcaaaac ctcgcccaaa tgaacgcccg
    91441 cacggaattt gatgtgctgg ccgtccggcc gcgtcagatt atgctcggcc gcaattcgat
    91501 gcagttcgat gctgaattca accgcgctgg tggccgtatc aaacaatgca agaatgccgt
    91561 cgccgcgcac ttcaatgatt ttgccctgat atttcgagca agtctcttcg agctggaaca
    91621 aaagagattt caacgcgtta tacgtatcca tctcgttctc actcatcagg cgggaatagc
    91681 cgacaacatc ggcaaacagc accgccccga gcttttgtct gattgaagtg tccgaaccgg
    91741 tcgtattcac tgggtgcact caactgcgtg gtctcgtcga atccgacaag agcgttttaa
    91801 aaatatacca agcaaaattc gcatcatttc aagtaacaga accgcattca ggcggccagg
    91861 acatgcctgt tgacccaaaa ctgaccaccg tttcccggcc cagttcctgt gccaacacgt
    91921 tccgacgctc agcccagtcc tgttgcaaca taccgacgac caccatgtcg tgaaactgcc
    91981 cgtccgcgaa ccaagcctgc cgcatcgtgc cttcgatctg gcaacccaat cgactgatca
    92041 gatcgcggct gccgtgattg tcggcccgat aataagaagt tatccggtta agtcctaatt
    92101 gctgaaaggc aaaatctaac atcaatgcaa cagctcgcac cgccacgccc cggcgccgca
    92161 atgacttttc tacaaaaacc ggaacaaccg catcccgatt gaagggtgaa atcgattcga
    92221 gaccaaccac gccgaccgca tctcgatcat cattttcaat cacaaaccaa catttttcct
    92281 ctctgctaga aatgccaaca gcgccttccc aagagtgttc ggtttgcgtc agattttgcg
    92341 gaattcgcgt ggttctgtcg aacagagcta ggtcttgaac atcctgaaac cagcgggcca
    92401 cgatctcaag atcagccttt tccagagggc gcagcttgaa ctgccggtgt gaggtatcgg
    92461 gcaaaggaaa cgactcctga aacaaaatga aaaaatctat gcgtgcgata ctagcacaaa
    92521 tatcccagaa acaagaaagg gttattcaca caagcctgac gtcggctgcg acccgctgaa
    92581 cggggcaacc agtcaagtcc gaagaatgtt tgaatagtgc gagcgaagac ctaatcagcg
    92641 cttctcggcc cggatcagga agatgttgcg taggtagatc gacaaaccca tcgactggcc
    92701 cagaataaac actggatcac ggcgatagat cgcatagctg agaagtatca gcccgccgcc
    92761 aatcgaaagg taccagaagg ccatcggtat gaccgatttc ttcgcgcgtt ctgatgtaat
    92821 ccactgaacg atgaaacgag cgctgaacat caattgacca gccagaccaa tgaataccca
    92881 aagggcctcg gtcgggctgt cgacgtgcag gatttccaga atggtttctt tcacgaccgg
    92941 tttgcctcgg ttgctgaaac agatttggcg cggcgggtca gccagacaac gccgaacaaa
    93001 tcccaaatgc caaccatggc ccgcccgaaa ttggtgtatt ttgactcacc ggtcatgcgc
    93061 tgctgatgcg ccacatcaac cagtgcaaca ttccatccgt aggctttgaa cagcgctggc
    93121 aggtatcgat gcatatggtt gaaaaacggt agatcaagga acgcctgcgt tctgaacgcc
    93181 ttgaatccgc aacccgtatc gcgggtaccg tctttcagca tccagcccct caaggcattc
    93241 gcaaatcgcg aggcgagctt ttttgatgcg gtatctttcc gaccgacccg ttgccccgcc
    93301 acaataccga cctgcgcatc atcgtcagaa accagcggcg cccagatctt gggcagttct
    93361 tccggcgggt tctgtccatc gccatccaga gtgcaacaga tatcggcgcg cgcggccttg
    93421 acgccagaat ggacagcggc actttgcccg cctgccgttt tatgccgtag gatgcgcaac
    93481 tgcgtgcatt ctttctgcat ctcctgcagc gccgcaaagg taccatcggt cgaaccatca
    93541 tcaaccgcga tgatctcgaa cgcaggaaga tcagaagcgg cgtcgcagat cccctgaatc
    93601 aatccagcag cggccccttg ctcgttatgc atgggaatca caatcgaaac tgtgggtcga
    93661 ttatcagcat tttccttagg ttcggtcgac atcgcaatca aagcttcttg gatacagtca
    93721 ccggggtttg tgattgatca ggccccgaaa ttcaagtact cgcctagtcc aaaacacatc
    93781 atattacaac aagtcagagg ataaccagag tggtccaaaa ttcgggcatc gaacatttgc
    93841 agacccacaa atggctaccc tatgcaataa caggcatcac catcgcattg ttgtggtgct
    93901 ggtacatgtc cgggttgggg caagatggcc tgtcaaagat tgatgaattt tttacttatg
    93961 accgcagcct gggtttcatc cgcaacaatg actggcttac cgtatattct cagaatgagc
    94021 ccagcctaaa aaaaccaccc cttcaatatt ggatgacagc ggcattgatc gagcagggaa
    94081 tgtcgcacat gctggccctg catctgcctt cgatgctgtt tgcgcttggg tcgctgatcg
    94141 caacggcttt gctcgcccga attatggttc ccgatcaacc ttggctgatg ttgcctgcgg
    94201 tgttgcttgt gtccagttca aaaaacttct ggggacatgc gacatcggcc atgctggata
    94261 gcggggcaat gcttttttcc accttggggg tggtcacgat gcttgccgcg ttcgagcgtc
    94321 caaagttgtg gccatggttc ggggtcactg tgtttctggc tggattgcag aaaagtccga
    94381 ccccactcgc atttttggct ctggcgctcc tgacacttgc tctaacccgg cgctggcagg
    94441 atcaacccgt aagcgagatt ctaagaaaca aaaccttcca gtggaccatg gcggcctgtt
    94501 tactgctggc atttctatgg ccgttgttcc agtacctgcg ccttggtttt ggtgccgagt
    94561 ttcagggcag tgtgcgggat gaaatgctac accggtttgc gcccaccgtg tcagatcgaa
    94621 gtctaaagaa gctgtcagaa atcatcctgg gtaatgcacc agtcttaagg tttgcgggtt
    94681 tcttaggcct ttgcgccctg cccttcgcac tcggccgacc acggctgctt gcccctgccg
    94741 ggatcgcagt gttctttttc ctggcaatgt ggatggcatc gggaaaggtc tatgatcgct
    94801 atactttgtt gatattgccg atgttgatgg tgggcgcagc tgggggcatc ttgctgatct
    94861 caaaacggct ttgggtgcgg gccttactgc ttgctgtgtt gtgtttttcc gagcagggtc
    94921 cgatcaaacg tacggttgat tatagtcatc ccaacaccgc agaacagttc ggaatagacc
    94981 tgcaggatct gctttcgccg ttgcagtcaa cccatcagcc agatgaaaca cttgttgtat
    95041 gcggtttcaa aaacagacac cggttgccct tgggtgccgc ctcagtatac gcgtcacccg
    95101 accgacggtt cgtgtatatg aggcactctg atttaccggg ctacctcaaa agatttggct
    95161 atacttccgg tcctttgaga ggggtttgcc gagcccaaga acttaaccaa ttctcagatg
    95221 agctttccgg attggatcga caatctgttg aaggcacaga ttttgtctat tggacggcac
    95281 gcggtttgca ccttgattga tgacaagccc gttcgctcgc aaacaagctc tgtgcagtgg
    95341 catgcgggca aagctcttcg gaatggaagt gtttcccatc cctaagatcg gtaaggtgtt
    95401 tattccaaac gagcatcatc gccagagcgg tgacaacctt aaaaccctgt ttgttttttg
    95461 gcagttatgg aacattccgt gaaattagcg gcatgttcat cggctttgtt tcttccgaaa
    95521 atcctcaatt ctgatacaaa tgcaattatt cgaaagtgag atcgcaatga atgcactaac
    95581 cagaatatcg cgagggatcg gtgtcgcctt caaggacggc agagtaaagg gacttttggc
    95641 ctttacggcc ggtatgatcc tttgggcatc ggtgttttat cattatgtcg aaggctggag
    95701 ctggctcgat tccatctatt tttctgtcgt gacgatttcg actgtgggat ttggtgactt
    95761 ttctccggaa accgcagcgg ggaagatctt tacgatgatc tacatcatcg tcggcctggg
    95821 gatatttgtg accacggcaa ccactgtggc ggataccatt ttgtcccaga acgatgagaa
    95881 atcagaaaaa taaacctcgt aaggttcgac ccacaaaaag tcatgcgcaa tcgctttatt
    95941 gccagaacag ctaaagcctt aatccggatc catctgtgtc ttcaggccac tgtgagatct
    96001 ttggcagtta ataaatatac atatcagctt ttttgagtgt aatgttggga caaccaatag
    96061 tggagggata gaatggaaaa gacccaagac gccagaattg tcgatctggc aatacgattg
    96121 ctttttctcg gattattcct ctacagcgct ttggttatga ttgccccact cgcaagtgtg
    96181 gttatctggg caacgatact ctgcgtcgcg ctctatccgg tttttgattg gctgcaatcc
    96241 aagttgggcg ggcggaagaa gattgccgcg acaattctcg ttctggcggg cctggttttg
    96301 accttgggac ccgtcgcaac agctgtttct ggcgctgcag aacttgggtc tgaatttgcg
    96361 caacaagcgg acaaaggcga attaaagatc ccaccggcac ccgaaggcct taaagaacta
    96421 ccgttggtcg gaggcaaaat tgccgaggtc tggggattgt ttgagcggaa tctggatgga
    96481 gcgctcgcca aatatggtgc gcaaatcctt gagattacaa agtctctatt tggaaaagta
    96541 ctggggatcg ggatcgggct tcttggactg gcgctgtctg tactgattat gggagccttg
    96601 ttcagcccag gaccaagtct ggttcagggc cttcagcgct ttgccaatcg tgtgtttgcg
    96661 ccgcgcggcg gcgaattcat tacactggcg ggtgcaacga tccgcaatgt aaccaaaggc
    96721 gtgattggcg tcgcggccat tcaggcagtc gtcgtttgga tattgctggt gctgttcggg
    96781 atatcttcgg ccgccacctt ggcgttcgtt tgcctgatac tctcgattat ccaaatcggg
    96841 cccggcttgg ttctcttacc ggtgatcatc tacgcctgga gttccatgtc cggaggggcc
    96901 gccctgatct ttaccatttt ggccatacca gtaaccatta tggacagctt cctgagacct
    96961 gtgttcatct caaaaggcct tgaaactccc atgctggtga tcctcatcgg tgttcttggt
    97021 ggcatgatgg cctatggctt gatcggcata ttcatggggc ctgttctttt tgctgttttc
    97081 tatgaattgt tcaaagtctg gatcgatgcc agccccgacg ccgaaagcgc ggcaaacgga
    97141 gacgcaaaat gagaaagaca atttggacaa ctctggctgt cataattgtt tttctggtct
    97201 ggtatctcgt tgctgaccga aaaacgccat ttaccgggaa tgcccgagta aaagcaattg
    97261 cgacacagat cgttccacag gtcaccggta ctgtcaccga agttcttgtc gaaaacggtc
    97321 aggtcgtatc agccggtgat gttctggttc gaattgaccc aaggccttac gaaattgatc
    97381 gcgacaaggc cgaggctgat cttgaatcag ccacgcagga agtgggtgca tcctcggcag
    97441 aggtgagcgc tgcacaagcc aagctggcaa gggcacaaag cgacctcgac acgatgcgca
    97501 ttcagaccga gcgtgttttt gcgcttgaaa agaaagggtt gattgcgatt tcaaaggccg
    97561 atgacgcgcg tgggcaactg gcagaatccg aggcaaattt tgaaaacgcc aaagcggatc
    97621 tggaaaaagc caaacagcga ttgggcgacg acggaattga caacccgaaa atccagcgcg
    97681 cattggctgc cttggcggat gcagagctta atctcgagtg gacagaacta cgcgctccag
    97741 cgacaggcgt catatccaat ttgttgatcg cacccggaac atatgcgcga tctggtcagg
    97801 acctattgac gtttctggat gcaacagacg tttggatcga agcgtatttt accgaaaaca
    97861 accttggtcg ggcttcggta ggatcacctg tcgatgtggt actggacatg catcccggcc
    97921 agattgttcc aggcgtgatc gagagcttca gcgcagcagt ctccctgagc ggtggggatg
    97981 agcccggcca gttggccagc ccgcccagca ccaaaggatt tcttcgtgag cctgaacgct
    98041 ttccagtccg gatcgtattg cctggctacg aagccgcgaa tgccgaagac gacttgcgct
    98101 tccagcttaa tgggcaggcc gacgttatca tgtatctgag cgaaaactct ctgctgaacg
    98161 tggtaggtcg gacctatatc cgtttggtat caatcctgtc ctatgcgtac tgaggatcga
    98221 aattcggtcg tacgcctggc actcggcgtc accggggtat tctccttggg cttatttctg
    98281 gggtggccac ttgcggtggt aggagcggtc ttcaccgcgc tgtttcttca ggcacccgct
    98341 gctttgccct tagcagcatt tgcaaagctc tttgtcttct cgatcgggct aatgttcatt
    98401 tcattcctgc tgtcgtcagt cttcgcccca tatcccttgg tgtttctgat tctagttgcc
    98461 attggtatca tcctgtcatt catgtggtcc gtttctggcg caggcgtcct gcctggtgtc
    98521 atagccctca tgggtgcatt gatgatccca aaccttgttc tgcagtcaca ggatctggct
    98581 ttggtgcttg tattttggat accgttgaac ctgctgtttg caggtttcat atcaacgctg
    98641 atgtttgtgt tgatacccgc tgcccccccc acagcggctc agaaaaagac caatacttcg
    98701 cctgactttg acccgcatcg ccggatcgcc agaatgtcgc ttgtcacggt tccgttcgcg
    98761 atggcgtttt ttgtgtccgg cgcttcagcc ctgttggtca tattctttgt cgcgcttctt
    98821 agccaacaac ttgcagccat gccgtcgatg ggcaaaacgg tggccaaagc catgctaacg
    98881 gctaatctcc tcggggcggc ggtttcaatc atctgctatg aaataaacgt aatagctccg
    98941 gttattctta ccccaatatt gttgggtttt ttcatttgcc tgacactcgg agcgcttggc
    99001 aaatcgcagg tcccgctcgc cgctgctgca ggttcggcat taacaacggt tctgatcgtt
    99061 tacggtggtt cgatcgctcc gttttccgat gaggctgacg tcaagagcat cacaagagta
    99121 ttgcaggtcg ccagcgcggc cattttcgtg atcatcgcat atgtcgtggt cgatgagttt
    99181 tggccagaac aagagcgccg tgcagctcaa tagagtgtgt tgcaaaagtg ctttgatcta
    99241 aaaccagtgg cgtcgccaac ttaaaccttc tgctctgttc acttggcctg aaaaccgttc
    99301 aggtcggtcg gtttgcggtg acttaagtac tcataggtcg tcgcggaagc taaaccggtt
    99361 cttcgatgtg tgtcacaatt cggggtacag gaagcatcta actgatagaa agcgcagtat
    99421 ttgtatgaat agtctggcga ccccggcagg attcgaacct gcaacctgcc ccttaggagg
    99481 gggctgctct atccagttga gccacggggc cgcgtttcgc tttctgtaac cgggtttatt
    99541 cggattgtca tcggctttgc acaacagttg aacagatcac cctgttcacg ctaccatcgc
    99601 ggaaacaaac aatgcaggta tccccggtga caatagaaac aaaacgcccg cttacccttc
    99661 gtgatgtttc ggaagcgtcc ggagtgtcgg agatgacagt cagccgggtg ctacgcaatc
    99721 gcggagatgt atcggacgcc acccgtaccc gcgttctggc agctgcgaag gaattgggat
    99781 atgtgcccaa caagatcgcc ggtgccttgg catcaagccg cgtgaacctt gtggcagtga
    99841 tcattccatc gctgtcgaac atggttttcc ccgaggttct gacaggcatc aatcaggtac
    99901 tggaagatac tgaacttcag ccggtggtcg gtgtcacgga ctatctacct gaaaaggaag
    99961 aaaaggtgct gtacgagatg ctctcgtggc ggccttcggg cgtgatcatt gccggactgg
   100021 aacatactga agccgcccgc gccatgctgg attcggcagg cattccggtg gtcgagatca
   100081 tggatactga tggcaagccc gtcgatgcca tggtaggaat ctcacaccgc cgcgctgggc
   100141 gcgagatggc acaggcgatc ctgaaggctg gatatgagca tatcggtttc atgggtacca
   100201 agatgccgtt ggatcaccgt gcccgcaaac ggtttgaagg ctttaccgaa gtgctcggca
   100261 agcacgggat cgagatcgaa gatcgcgagt tttactcggg cggttcagcg ctggccaaag
   100321 gccgagagat gacgcaagcc atgttggaac gttcgcctga gttggatttt ctgtattatt
   100381 ccaacgacat gatcggtgca ggcgggctac tgtatctact ggatcagggg atagaagtgc
   100441 cgggtcagat tggcctcgcc gggttcaaca acgtcgagct gttacaagga ttaccgcgta
   100501 agctggcgac gatggatgcc tgccgaaccg agatcgggcg taccgctgca gaaatcatcg
   100561 cggcaaagct ggccgatcca gagtcagagg ttgatacccg tgtcaccttg acccctaaga
   100621 tcagctttgg tgacacgcta aaacgacgct aggatcccat gaccctgcaa cgcctgaaca
   100681 accgccaagc gcggacaatg ttcatggatc gccacgcgtt gctggagcag ccggcaggcg
   100741 gttctaaagg tgaggatctg ttgcgattga tccaccgcct ggggtttgtg cagctcgaca
   100801 gcatcaacac ggtcgcacgc gcccatgata tgatcctgta tgcgcggcga ccaagctatc
   100861 gcccgcgcaa cctcaagcga ctttacgagc gtgatcgggc gctgttcgaa cactggaccc
   100921 atgacgctgc cgttattccg atggatttct atcgccattg gcacctgcgg ttccttcgcg
   100981 atgccgacat gctgaaagcc cgatggaaga attggcgacg tgatggcttt gaacagagat
   101041 tcgaaactgt tcttcagcac attcgcgatc atggtcccgt cggatcatcc gatgtgggca
   101101 aggatgaaaa aaaggggtct ggtggttggt gggattggca tccgtcaaaa acagcgctgg
   101161 aatacctttg gcgatccggg gcgctgactg taatcggtcg tgaggggttt cagaaacgct
   101221 atgatctgac ggagcgggtt atcgacaccc aactttgccc cggcagcatc gcgtgcgacg
   101281 tagatgcaac cgtggattgg ctttgtaacg cggcactcga ccggctgggc tttgccacgt
   101341 caggagagct ggcggcattt tgggataccg tcagcgccag cgaggcaaag gcgtggtgtg
   101401 atcaggctct gacaaagggg aaaatcacag aaatattcgt agagtgtgcg gatggaaatg
   101461 accgcaaagt ctttgcacgg cccgaaatat gcgaacaggt ggcagcgctg ccagaagcac
   101521 ccggtcggat cagggttctt agtccttttg atcccatgct gcgcgatcgt aaacgcgcgg
   101581 aacgcctatt tgggtttcat tatcgcatcg aagtgttcgt tcccgagccc aagcgcattt
   101641 acggatacta cgtcttcccc ttgatggagg ggaaccg
//
