# Supplementary material for: Decoding coral resistance to eutrophication through the association of hyper‑efficient denitrifiers as key microbial allies
Source: Nat Commun. 2026 May 19;17:3938. doi: 10.1038/s41467-026-72571-w (PMC13187470; doi:10.1038/s41467-026-72571-w)
Supplement: Supplementary file 21 — Source Data [file 41467_2026_72571_MOESM21_ESM.zip › Source Data/FigureS7/AP11_AP11_1_denitrification.gbk]

LOCUS       AP11_1                101818 bp    DNA              UNK 01-JAN-1980
DEFINITION  Genus species strain strain.
ACCESSION   AP11_1
VERSION     AP11_1
KEYWORDS    .
SOURCE      .
  ORGANISM  .
            .
FEATURES             Location/Qualifiers
     CDS             342..1565
                     /locus_tag="AP11_01440"
                     /inference="ab initio prediction:Prodigal:002006"
                     /codon_start=1
                     /transl_table=11
                     /product="hypothetical protein"
                     /translation="MLYPRVSLYALMLAAAGIPLYIHLPRFAAVNLGIGLGAIGTVLLV
                     IRLIDLVQDPLIGWAIDRWPGAQVLFAAAAALGLAIGFPLLFGLPDGASIAVLVSILLL
                     LFSAYSLGTILLYGRSATLAKQTNPKELMTLAAFREGGQLTGVVIAAAAPALFVALGSG
                     AQGYPAFGLFLGILSVVTLAVTLPMWRRAPITGHGLSIAGLGQAGALRLLALALVNSLP
                     VAITSTLFLFFVEDRLQLPGKAGPLLILFFLSAGVSVPFWAKLSNRIGPKQTLIIAMPL
                     AILGFVGAALLAPGDLAGFAIICLTSGAALGADMVVLPAMFSVVLTRAGLNASAAFGIW
                     SFAGKLGLALAAFFTLPLLERSGFTPGQANSAEALNTLTLAYAVLPCILKLGAFGMVLT
                     LPTEVSAK"
     gene            342..1565
                     /locus_tag="AP11_01440"
     CDS             1562..2197
                     /locus_tag="AP11_01441"
                     /inference="ab initio prediction:Prodigal:002006"
                     /codon_start=1
                     /transl_table=11
                     /product="hypothetical protein"
                     /translation="MKMLLICLLALFALLVAKTRFFSFRSQSPDDYSGTGPEFSLQDNL
                     NGELLSEGLIYGPGGKMSNSFVARMVGEWNGNTGTLTEYFTYSNGKQMSRKWYLTLDTG
                     NSFIAMADDIVGEGKGMISGATVKLTYRIILPEDAGGHTLDVTDWMYLTENGAIMNRSE
                     MRKFGIKVAELIATMRPAPEMESTRLHGANGHDTDSELRFLQGSPAGI"
     gene            1562..2197
                     /locus_tag="AP11_01441"
     CDS             complement(2660..5299)
                     /locus_tag="AP11_01442"
                     /inference="ab initio prediction:Prodigal:002006"
                     /codon_start=1
                     /transl_table=11
                     /product="hypothetical protein"
                     /translation="MTFQYFDTNQGFYRVGRFRDFDLTALSTSGATFEFDTVANTYDPT
                     RDAFTINFGFSGAVETEVLTGPDSGGSSLLDGGYVFTSGVIDSITYLDDLGNTIAQITD
                     IDYRLPLFNFYYNVEPRLWGLYDALIAGGMNFRGSSVYDDVTTGIGSDDVRTRGGDDYI
                     SDRGGKDYYDGGSGFDTLTYDAAFWNPNQAYRGISVNLSAKKNKDYVKGYDGKKDAVKN
                     IEFFRGTFRDDEFVGDGADNVFIGLQGRDYFHGKGGYDILRYDRGDRFGANDGVIIDVE
                     NRLVRDGSGDYDSFRSIEGFRGSNFSDTFMNTGGKSNVFFDGRDGDDEFIFVNGSGYIR
                     GGDGNDAFRFSGKDFFYTIDEFVFGEDSIEVDEYASGDWTVGSSGDGDALLIFEDGLGN
                     SAEIEFDGMSEADLSTEISNNGIGSIVTFSSPGSITYTGLQDNEGGASAGRFTPNVRWF
                     DGNQGFHRYTDFSEAILDDIGYMPEIDQEGIRFVHDSGSFGYDRTRNWDTAVLGIEDAE
                     WHSYETGSATTRGGWFDSGTYSGGYITSITFYNDYGFKLMEATNLRVDLAWFAGYYAEE
                     PDLWELWRAVTAYDGVYYGSNFAGGPDTDWSGDDLKSGAGDDLVKALAGDDYISDLGGK
                     DRYDGGSGFDVVSYRETFWNPELLERGIRVDLGAKKNKDYVRGPDGETDRLVKIEGVEG
                     TMLRDVMYGGDEDNYFIGFAGNDYFNGRKGRDEVSYHNDDDLGGTSGIVARMQSGTVTD
                     GFGSVDTLVSIERLRGTDYDDDYIDRSSKSDYFRAGAGNDTMVFRGGNDVARLDNDGDV
                     DTIIFRGDAFDDNEIRGFDDGIDLIQIENAPSFADLTLTVIDGDTLVEWNGNSILVEGV
                     ILDNTDFI"
     gene            complement(2660..5299)
                     /locus_tag="AP11_01442"
     CDS             5974..7158
                     /gene="xerC_2"
                     /locus_tag="AP11_01443"
                     /inference="ab initio prediction:Prodigal:002006"
                     /inference="protein motif:HAMAP:MF_01808"
                     /codon_start=1
                     /transl_table=11
                     /product="Tyrosine recombinase XerC"
                     /translation="MFKLTKRAVEGLSIEAKEYLVWDRDMRGFGLRVYPSGKKTYLVQY
                     RAGRRTRRITIGQHGVLTAEEARTQAKQLLGDVARGSDPSAEKQAKRRAPTVAGLCDRF
                     LEEYVDQHCKPTTARDYHSVIRRFIRPKLGPIPIAEVTRADVVAFHHGLRETPYQANRA
                     AAMLSKLFNMAEDWGLRQPGSNPARRIKKFREEEKKRYLLDEEQIRLGEVLAEALEEGT
                     ETVYVVSALLLLIYTGCRLSEILTLRWDYVTSHHLELPDSKTGRRRIPLPREAYDILMD
                     LPRLPGNPYVILGESDTGPLNNLQKPWRRIRKAAGLEDVRIHDLRHTYASVAMKDGIDP
                     FTLKEIMGHKNLTTTLRYAHLADDAVQRAAGSVAARLARAVRKDERVTALRVVQ"
     gene            5974..7158
                     /locus_tag="AP11_01443"
                     /gene="xerC_2"
     CDS             7337..8056
                     /locus_tag="AP11_01444"
                     /inference="ab initio prediction:Prodigal:002006"
                     /codon_start=1
                     /transl_table=11
                     /product="hypothetical protein"
                     /translation="MRGAEIVAEDIEGGLTLREEIDRNLSGELVDRMRNLIEAGRDEAL
                     YRERLVHILTRYQSYLTNAPKVMRIERRKQLTTLHDKARGFLAALSALHPEVRQSLESV
                     LDSQALDDRWQSFGAFDLEQPLPEDDKSLDRAQSAASKIVEASRAELDLLDETKGAKKG
                     SANPALDQLLIDLAALYETETDHSAASHCYRDETSKDEFGGKFFNMAKAILDTYAPKSY
                     GTPVALGNRINRALKDT"
     gene            7337..8056
                     /locus_tag="AP11_01444"
     CDS             8162..8386
                     /locus_tag="AP11_01445"
                     /inference="ab initio prediction:Prodigal:002006"
                     /codon_start=1
                     /transl_table=11
                     /product="hypothetical protein"
                     /translation="MHTQSNPDYFDHLIDEKAAADYLCYSVRALQNWRVRGGGPLFIKV
                     SGRSVRYTRGDLQRWIAEKRVANTSAAPS"
     gene            8162..8386
                     /locus_tag="AP11_01445"
     CDS             8520..8747
                     /locus_tag="AP11_01446"
                     /inference="ab initio prediction:Prodigal:002006"
                     /codon_start=1
                     /transl_table=11
                     /product="hypothetical protein"
                     /translation="MTQQPAFKFKIGLITATIWDNDGFFSVDISRSYKTAEGDWRTTSA
                     FSHNDLLNVAKCAERAENWISRKQAAAASQ"
     gene            8520..8747
                     /locus_tag="AP11_01446"
     CDS             8928..9683
                     /locus_tag="AP11_01447"
                     /inference="ab initio prediction:Prodigal:002006"
                     /codon_start=1
                     /transl_table=11
                     /product="hypothetical protein"
                     /translation="MQVVHRGFDTIALSIQANISQELFDLLSTERERAEEERHPVPFNY
                     GGAEFDLLPHGGNGYRFILKGGPLDVTWFFKKPNARDPWGIRVSVGSTLLATHGLGYAR
                     SYIDKILARLGIRFESHQVSIGRADFCIDILAPEFELVPENFVIHSHTNRADYLTTQDD
                     MRSNGKSGQFTSVTVGKMPGRQVIIYDKRREVIDKKKPIWWDIWNANLERDDLPPLDHS
                     DASQSRVWRIEVRAGKDLLKDRWQIRTWP"
     gene            8928..9683
                     /locus_tag="AP11_01447"
     CDS             9825..10079
                     /locus_tag="AP11_01448"
                     /inference="ab initio prediction:Prodigal:002006"
                     /codon_start=1
                     /transl_table=11
                     /product="hypothetical protein"
                     /translation="MQEMRSHIDATKIKHVHRAEQIRLISAQIAGLGITLAALEDTQES
                     ELSNFMDSVGGRLAESVKANPERAANKLHEAKNRYRFIA"
     gene            9825..10079
                     /locus_tag="AP11_01448"
     CDS             10473..13400
                     /locus_tag="AP11_01449"
                     /inference="ab initio prediction:Prodigal:002006"
                     /codon_start=1
                     /transl_table=11
                     /product="hypothetical protein"
                     /translation="MSMTDYFLNEDFNDGVLNGEPWTYRNDVEETSGYLLLTMSATDQR
                     ANAIVTFPESLFEASINYDLFMHSTGSNFLGENSMYFTTADGEFIEVRFYTSSSTHGPD
                     YGYDPNNYDLPKLSIFYPDGSRDDIYSTGANTSTFFDTWTEVTINFDSSSGSISVDMES
                     DGLVDISFSNAELVGATLDQYTLGTYGWYTGHYSRVDNFSVEGSTQPSQNTLVFFDGFD
                     RSDSETVGNGWVEVHETQPSETAFGSSTLSIAGGNLAFNYDAEGNLPLPSDLLQPYMTQ
                     DLPTDLGETGFEIQFTFTPGDDERVSHFVGVADSSSGQYLAEVIGPTFYIPGSGFGIEL
                     YRSDDTTLNSGFTLYRFDEDHNFEFDNFLSQEIVLTREFTSFQFEQEDQIDVSFQVTTE
                     GAWTVNISNGAITDTFTGVTDALTETFDQVVMSSIYAGLYGIDGSIIYDANQTEIVRFD
                     DLAVYALGDAEPPEPEVEGFEFSFTNVSMLAASSYHLLDNSTEDPSFNQYNADGEDAFD
                     YLFGNNGQTDLELVTSSEMSSLDADGFFVNRHAAAMVARTGDTLVLSFRGTNDVEFLGN
                     FLANEIWNDVSEGVRNARADTIAYFEVLSELARGNPGNALQGVLDRAVDRITSRILDGA
                     DEPLPPDVSDWFDMQSHWNLFAEFFFDLENYVASNPEISKIFVTGHSLGAAMANAFMLA
                     NPEGVDYAGRSIEFESVTFATPGVDSGLHDVLGLSFPPEPNNEDGRVTNFIHTGDIINL
                     STSRLADFLNRNTAYVGELKPLDLQWRGDADVQPEFIEEHSILAYLASSTVLDEAGFSL
                     SDFQIGGAEIDMLSNAALRMRDYGDSVGGDLESTGFILTTRDNDAYVATAGDDFIRIQS
                     RTATVGLEGNDFFVFVDTNEFDSTGAGVILRPEDGIDTLSGFDPNRHYIALTGYSDSSY
                     DPRTVDGDLELDFHFGGRVILSDLGNIDDTVINIITLDSDNFSFV"
     gene            10473..13400
                     /locus_tag="AP11_01449"
     CDS             complement(13920..14588)
                     /locus_tag="AP11_01450"
                     /inference="ab initio prediction:Prodigal:002006"
                     /codon_start=1
                     /transl_table=11
                     /product="hypothetical protein"
                     /translation="MTDFIDRTRRSILALADTLEPEEISLVPTSRNLVALVDRKFVNQV
                     TKYNWFAVISREEHMYVVADIKGQRISLQRLVLSLAHPEKTVTDFKQVSFKNKLSFDCR
                     LSNLTDRVGRQSVMRNRKPKKNTSSQYKGVIKAKRKNGSTYWRGQIKGDIGTISLGAFD
                     DEKWAAMVYDAAAYLLFKGSGYYNFPELCPNNEALDVARLRIERFENRKRMQQPTSNKG
                     "
     gene            complement(13920..14588)
                     /locus_tag="AP11_01450"
     tRNA            complement(14825..14900)
                     /locus_tag="AP11_01451"
                     /product="tRNA-Lys"
                     /inference="COORDINATES:profile:Aragorn:001002"
                     /note="tRNA-Lys(ttt)"
     gene            complement(14825..14900)
                     /locus_tag="AP11_01451"
     CDS             15155..15958
                     /gene="dapF_1"
                     /locus_tag="AP11_01452"
                     /EC_number="5.1.1.7"
                     /inference="ab initio prediction:Prodigal:002006"
                     /inference="similar to AA sequence:UniProtKB:B7GY71"
                     /codon_start=1
                     /transl_table=11
                     /product="Diaminopimelate epimerase"
                     /translation="MKMHGLGNDFVIVDARAQAVSITPAQASGIGHRQFGVGFDQLAVI
                     DSSDNADAHLIFYNADGSTSAACGNATRCIARFLIEKTGKSSLTLTTERGTLLARDAGN
                     GLTAVNMGHPQTDWQDIPLAEDVDTLELPVEGGPTATGMGNPHCTFFVEDAEAIPLAEF
                     GARYEHHPLYPQRTNVQVAQVIGPDHIRMRVWERGVGITLASGSSSCATAVAAARRGLT
                     GRKVQIDLDGGTIWIDWREDGVWMTGPTAHVFSGTLTPDFLRSLG"
     gene            15155..15958
                     /locus_tag="AP11_01452"
                     /gene="dapF_1"
     CDS             15955..17211
                     /gene="mtaB"
                     /locus_tag="AP11_01453"
                     /EC_number="2.8.4.5"
                     /inference="ab initio prediction:Prodigal:002006"
                     /inference="similar to AA sequence:UniProtKB:P54462"
                     /codon_start=1
                     /transl_table=11
                     /product="Threonylcarbamoyladenosine tRNA
                     methylthiotransferase MtaB"
                     /db_xref="COG:COG0621"
                     /translation="MSPPKFTTLGCRLNAYETEAMKELSQQAGLTDAVIVNTCAVTAEA
                     VRKARQEIRKLRRENPKARLIVTGCAAQTEPQTFAEMDEVDAVIGNTEKMQPETWKGMA
                     ADFIGETEAVQVDDIMSVTETAGHLIDGFGTRSRAYVQVQNGCDHRCTFCIIPYGRGNS
                     RSVPAGVVVDQIKRLVDRGYNEVVLTGVDLTSWGADLPAGPKLGDLVMRILKLVPDLPR
                     LRISSIDSIEVDENLMQAIATEPRLMPHLHLSLQHGDDLILKRMKRRHLRDDAIHFTEE
                     ARKLRPEMTFGADIIAGFPTESAAHFENSLKLVTDCNLTWLHVFPYSKREGTPAARIPQ
                     QVNGNVIKDRAARLRAAGEVQVSKHLAAQIGKTHHILMENPHMGRTEQFAEVTFDTAQT
                     EGQIVQAEISGQTGTQLTA"
     gene            15955..17211
                     /locus_tag="AP11_01453"
                     /gene="mtaB"
     CDS             complement(17221..17634)
                     /locus_tag="AP11_01454"
                     /inference="ab initio prediction:Prodigal:002006"
                     /codon_start=1
                     /transl_table=11
                     /product="hypothetical protein"
                     /translation="MTAQTHAAKLREAYTAWNASKGADLSMWDQYTTDDLRLCSIGRGK
                     YGLEFSCTRHGRAEMHAYLKALTDAFEMQHWTLQDTISEGDRVAGIGTTAWTHKTTGKR
                     VETPVVVICRFRDGLVCEYEEFYDTAAVAAAAN"
     gene            complement(17221..17634)
                     /locus_tag="AP11_01454"
     CDS             complement(17786..18571)
                     /gene="petC"
                     /locus_tag="AP11_01455"
                     /inference="ab initio prediction:Prodigal:002006"
                     /inference="similar to AA sequence:UniProtKB:P13627"
                     /codon_start=1
                     /transl_table=11
                     /product="Cytochrome c1"
                     /db_xref="COG:COG2857"
                     /translation="MFKKLAIGAAFALALIPAASFAAGGGEQHIEDFDFSFEGPFGTWD
                     QNQLQRGLQIYTEVCAACHGLRYVPLRDLEALGYSEEQVIVYAADNFEVFDPELDDFRP
                     AIPTDHFPVNDGVGAPDLSLMAKARAGFHGPYGLGINQLVKGMGGAEYIASLLDGYTGK
                     EKTEAGATLYENTAFPGGWISMAPPLADEQVEFADGHANTVEAMSEDIAAFLMWTAEPK
                     MMERKNAGFVGVLFLSVLSVLLYLVNKRLWAPVKGKKSV"
     gene            complement(17786..18571)
                     /locus_tag="AP11_01455"
                     /gene="petC"
     CDS             complement(18589..19920)
                     /gene="petB"
                     /locus_tag="AP11_01456"
                     /inference="ab initio prediction:Prodigal:002006"
                     /inference="similar to AA sequence:UniProtKB:P05418"
                     /codon_start=1
                     /transl_table=11
                     /product="Cytochrome b"
                     /db_xref="COG:COG1290"
                     /translation="MSGIPHDHYEPKTNGEKWLNSRLPIVGLLYDTLMIPTPKNLNWWW
                     IWGIVLAFCLALQIVTGIVLVMHYTPHVDLAFASIEHIMRNVNGGYMLRYLHMNGASLF
                     FVAVYIHIFRGLFYGSYKAPREITWIIGMLIYLMMMGTAFMGYVLPWGQMSFWGATVIT
                     GLFGAIPFVGDAIQTWLLGGPAVDNATLNRFFSLHYLLPFVIAALVIVHIWAFHTTGNN
                     NPTGVEVRRGSKAEAEKDTLPFWPYFVIKDLFALVVILVVFWAVVGFMPNYLGHPDNYI
                     EANPLVTPAHIVPEWYFLPFYAILRAFTGEVWVVQFASFITGGIVDAKFFGVVAMFGAI
                     LAMALAPWLDTSSVRSGKYRPMFKWWFYLLIIDFFALMWLGAMPAEEPYATFSLIASAY
                     WFAYFFVILPILGVIEKPDAQPETIEEDFNAHYGKADADATPAE"
     gene            complement(18589..19920)
                     /locus_tag="AP11_01456"
                     /gene="petB"
     CDS             complement(19935..20519)
                     /gene="petA_2"
                     /locus_tag="AP11_01457"
                     /EC_number="7.1.1.8"
                     /inference="ab initio prediction:Prodigal:002006"
                     /inference="similar to AA sequence:UniProtKB:P0CY48"
                     /codon_start=1
                     /transl_table=11
                     /product="Ubiquinol-cytochrome c reductase iron-sulfur
                     subunit"
                     /db_xref="COG:COG0723"
                     /translation="MSHAEDHEGTRRDFLYYVAGGAGVVTAGAAVWPLINQMNPSADVQ
                     ALSSIRTDVSGVEPGTQLTVKWLGKPVFIRHRTGAEIQEAQEQDADGVDALPDPLARNF
                     NLNPDAPATDANRVMPSPEGEAPGAWIVQMGVCTHLGCVPLGDAGDFGGWFCPCHGSHY
                     DLAGRIRKGPAPENLPVPPAEWVDATTIKLG"
     gene            complement(19935..20519)
                     /locus_tag="AP11_01457"
                     /gene="petA_2"
     CDS             20971..21417
                     /locus_tag="AP11_01458"
                     /inference="ab initio prediction:Prodigal:002006"
                     /inference="similar to AA sequence:UniProtKB:P07625"
                     /codon_start=1
                     /transl_table=11
                     /product="Cytochrome c-551"
                     /db_xref="COG:COG3474"
                     /translation="MSKPPLAAVLLTIALTTQVAAAGDPATGEKLYNRCSSCHAIIKDG
                     EVLVKGGITGPNLYGVVGRVAGSENDYRYGSERLPIGMFTDDMIRAGEEGLVWTEDNIA
                     AYSKDPIRFIQDYLDDESARPNMSVKLKKGAEDIAAYLATFSPQ"
     gene            20971..21417
                     /locus_tag="AP11_01458"
     CDS             complement(21437..22048)
                     /gene="paiB"
                     /locus_tag="AP11_01459"
                     /inference="ab initio prediction:Prodigal:002006"
                     /inference="similar to AA sequence:UniProtKB:P21341"
                     /codon_start=1
                     /transl_table=11
                     /product="Protease synthase and sporulation protein PAI 2"
                     /db_xref="COG:COG2808"
                     /translation="MHPNPMFRAEDRARHIEFARDRAFGVLAVSTGGAPLLSHVPFLLS
                     EDGTVAELHLVRSNPIVRALRDPQQAKIAVQGPDGYISPDWYDIEDQVPTWNYVAVHLS
                     GVLELCPQDDLLDLLQRQSAFYERRLLPKPPWVTDKMSTEALAKMLRMIVPCRMQVDDL
                     QGTWKLGQNKAEAVRAAAASHVADGFGSETGQLAALMHKA"
     gene            complement(21437..22048)
                     /locus_tag="AP11_01459"
                     /gene="paiB"
     CDS             22377..22817
                     /gene="ribH2"
                     /locus_tag="AP11_01460"
                     /EC_number="2.5.1.78"
                     /inference="ab initio prediction:Prodigal:002006"
                     /inference="similar to AA sequence:UniProtKB:Q2YKV1"
                     /codon_start=1
                     /transl_table=11
                     /product="6,7-dimethyl-8-ribityllumazine synthase 2"
                     /translation="MTHTRFAFIKANWHSDIVDRALEGFLQLIPAEQVDVFDAPGAFEM
                     PLLARDLAQTGQYAAIACAAFVVDGGIYRHDFVAQAVVDGLMRAGLDSGVPVLSVSLTP
                     HQYQETDHHNAIYRVHFVKKGREAAQAALSITKTRQSLKAGL"
     gene            22377..22817
                     /locus_tag="AP11_01460"
                     /gene="ribH2"
     CDS             22962..24062
                     /gene="aroC"
                     /locus_tag="AP11_01461"
                     /EC_number="4.2.3.5"
                     /inference="ab initio prediction:Prodigal:002006"
                     /inference="similar to AA sequence:UniProtKB:P12008"
                     /codon_start=1
                     /transl_table=11
                     /product="Chorismate synthase"
                     /db_xref="COG:COG0082"
                     /translation="MSMNSFGHLFRVTTWGESHGPALGATVDGCPPGVEIDESMIQRWL
                     DKRKPGQNKFTTQRREPDQVKILSGVFEGQTTGTPVQLMIENTDQRSKDYGDIMDKFRP
                     GHADITYWQKYGIRDYRGGGRSSARETASRVAAGGLAREAIKQIAPNVQITGYMTQIGP
                     HKIDRSNFDWSQIEQNPFWTPDAQAAQDWAAYLDELRKSGNSVGAVVEVVARGVPAGLG
                     APVYAKLDTDLAAAMMSINAVKGVEIGEGMAAAELTGEANADEIFMGQNGPQYSSNHAG
                     GILGGISTGQDVVVRFAVKPTSSILTTRKTITKSGEETEIITKGRHDPCVGIRAVPVGE
                     AMMACVILDHLLLHRGQIGENRGHIG"
     gene            22962..24062
                     /locus_tag="AP11_01461"
                     /gene="aroC"
     CDS             24046..24708
                     /gene="yedJ"
                     /locus_tag="AP11_01462"
                     /inference="ab initio prediction:Prodigal:002006"
                     /inference="similar to AA sequence:UniProtKB:P46144"
                     /codon_start=1
                     /transl_table=11
                     /product="putative protein YedJ"
                     /db_xref="COG:COG1418"
                     /translation="MDISADLRTRLRRTVAQRMQTDPAHDLAHLDRVWVNAQAMADEQT
                     DRSVLLAACYLHDLVNLPKDSPDRHLASRQSAAESESILAQLGFSSAQISATQHAIAAH
                     SYSAQIPPETPEAQILRDADRLDALGAIGIARTFSVSGALGRVLYDPADPFADTRPLDD
                     LRFSLDHWKVKLLNLPDEILTDTGRQIARHRADRMIRFLEEFGDEIGHPLPDHWKST"
     gene            24046..24708
                     /locus_tag="AP11_01462"
                     /gene="yedJ"
     CDS             24762..25697
                     /gene="cntI_1"
                     /locus_tag="AP11_01463"
                     /inference="ab initio prediction:Prodigal:002006"
                     /inference="similar to AA sequence:UniProtKB:Q9HUX6"
                     /codon_start=1
                     /transl_table=11
                     /product="Pseudopaline exporter CntI"
                     /translation="MAKSLTSHRPMLAVGLKLAALMLFTSMSALVKALSEDFPPGELVF
                     FRSLFAIPVIIAWLMWRGELAQGFVVKKPMGHFWRGVLGTSAMGLTFTGLSLLPLPEVT
                     AIGYATPIFTLILAALMLGERIRMIRIGAVALGLLGVLIMIWPRLGSTQMELAATIGAL
                     CVLTATVARAFVQIHIRQLVKVDHPAAIVFYFSMTATLLSALTVFWGWKMPTLNQALIL
                     ITIGLIGGVAQILVTSSYRFGQASMLAPYDYATMLFAIVIGYVWFDELPTVAILAGAAL
                     VIAGNIVVVWREHQLGLERGKARALTDHKP"
     gene            24762..25697
                     /locus_tag="AP11_01463"
                     /gene="cntI_1"
     CDS             25755..26354
                     /gene="cobO"
                     /locus_tag="AP11_01464"
                     /EC_number="2.5.1.17"
                     /inference="ab initio prediction:Prodigal:002006"
                     /inference="similar to AA sequence:UniProtKB:P29930"
                     /codon_start=1
                     /transl_table=11
                     /product="Corrinoid adenosyltransferase"
                     /translation="MSDAQDHKEKMQKVQAEHRKKVSEATDPGRGLVLINTGKGKGKSS
                     AAFGVVIRALGWGQKVAVVQFIKGKWKTGERRFFEDRDLVTWHTMGEGFTWDTQDRERD
                     IAAANAAFDKACALMASGEYDLVVLDEINIALRYEYLSVDQVIEGLKARSDKTSVFLTG
                     RDAPQALRDYADLVTEMTVEKHPFQAGIKAQRGVDF"
     gene            25755..26354
                     /locus_tag="AP11_01464"
                     /gene="cobO"
     CDS             complement(26474..26839)
                     /locus_tag="AP11_01465"
                     /inference="ab initio prediction:Prodigal:002006"
                     /codon_start=1
                     /transl_table=11
                     /product="hypothetical protein"
                     /translation="MSLRFVTRTVHAYLDYPVAIALMVLPFVLGLGQSNPLALWLSVVT
                     GVAAFVLTVLTDHHLGIWRVLPYKFHLAVDLIVGITFLLAPSLLGFTGIDALFYWLNGA
                     AVVVVISLSAPEQTATA"
     gene            complement(26474..26839)
                     /locus_tag="AP11_01465"
     CDS             complement(26951..27901)
                     /locus_tag="AP11_01466"
                     /inference="ab initio prediction:Prodigal:002006"
                     /inference="similar to AA sequence:ISfinder:IS4811"
                     /codon_start=1
                     /transl_table=11
                     /product="IS5 family transposase IS4811"
                     /db_xref="COG:COG3039"
                     /translation="MLDLLSDILTRLSLRGTFYFRTSFTPPFGVQVPGFENVARFHFVQ
                     RGELKVHVPASGETLRLKQGDLILIPHGAPHALLCNEVRPFDALPLEQVLQISGYKGDG
                     VLVYGGPDEERDTQLICGHFSFTGPAGRNGTGHMLIDRLPPYILIQNYGEEAGSWIEAT
                     LRMIGSEVSGARIGGDLIALKLSEVLFAQAIRAYLEHQSPDDAALAGFADPRISRALTA
                     FHQSPAQDWSVATLAREAAMSRTAFAQLFAEKMGTTPMQYLTDWRMQIACHGLTESRWN
                     VADAAAEVGYASEAAFSRVFKKQVGVSPAAYRAMH"
     gene            complement(26951..27901)
                     /locus_tag="AP11_01466"
     CDS             complement(28017..28883)
                     /gene="ilvE_2"
                     /locus_tag="AP11_01467"
                     /EC_number="2.6.1.42"
                     /inference="ab initio prediction:Prodigal:002006"
                     /inference="similar to AA sequence:UniProtKB:O86428"
                     /codon_start=1
                     /transl_table=11
                     /product="Branched-chain-amino-acid aminotransferase"
                     /db_xref="COG:COG0115"
                     /translation="MAGYDDRDGVIWMDGKLVDWREANVHILSHAMHYASSVFEGERAY
                     NGKIFKSREHSERLIASAEALDMPIPYTLDQIEAAKQEALKASGLQDAYIRALVWRGSG
                     EDMGVASAKNPVRMAVAVWPWGAYYGDAKMQGAKLDIAEWKRPSPETIPVHAKAAGLYM
                     ICTISKHKAEAKGCSDALFMDYRGYVAEATGANVFFVKDGEVHTPLADCFLNGITRQTV
                     IQMLKDKGITVHERRIKPEEMADFEQCWLTGTAAEVTPVGQIGDYTFEVGDLTREIAED
                     YEKLVRS"
     gene            complement(28017..28883)
                     /locus_tag="AP11_01467"
                     /gene="ilvE_2"
     CDS             29041..29553
                     /locus_tag="AP11_01468"
                     /inference="ab initio prediction:Prodigal:002006"
                     /codon_start=1
                     /transl_table=11
                     /product="hypothetical protein"
                     /translation="MSEIRPAPIFGGESLLFLTDEQLRQGIEAMFFAYRGFTADPDRIL
                     SDMAYGRAHHRAIHFINRAPGTTVNNLLGILGVTKQSLNRVLRTLIEDGLVESRVGKVD
                     KRERHLFLTDKGKALEATLSDAQRARMRAAFKDAGPEAVAGFRKVLEAMMDADMRRAYT
                     KLRDTTS"
     gene            29041..29553
                     /locus_tag="AP11_01468"
     CDS             29550..30251
                     /gene="ompR_1"
                     /locus_tag="AP11_01469"
                     /inference="ab initio prediction:Prodigal:002006"
                     /inference="similar to AA sequence:UniProtKB:P0AA16"
                     /codon_start=1
                     /transl_table=11
                     /product="Transcriptional regulatory protein OmpR"
                     /translation="MSDMDAHLLIVDDDERIRDLLKKFLMRSGFLVTAARDAAHARRVL
                     SGLDFDLIVMDVMMPGEDGVSLTKALRDTHTTPILLLTAKGETEHRIAGLEAGADDYLA
                     KPFEPKELLLRINAILRRMPETPAQEAATKILTLGPIRYDIERGEMWQGDDPVRLTATE
                     SQLMKIFSAQPGEPISRAKLVEDLGRDKGQAQERAVDVQITRLRRKIEQDPKQPRYLQT
                     VRGAGYMLAPD"
     gene            29550..30251
                     /locus_tag="AP11_01469"
                     /gene="ompR_1"
     CDS             30320..31246
                     /gene="hdaH"
                     /locus_tag="AP11_01470"
                     /EC_number="3.5.1.-"
                     /inference="ab initio prediction:Prodigal:002006"
                     /inference="similar to AA sequence:UniProtKB:Q70I53"
                     /codon_start=1
                     /transl_table=11
                     /product="Histone deacetylase-like amidohydrolase"
                     /translation="MTTALLTHADCLAHVTPDGHPERVARLEHILHALEGLELKRVTAP
                     LAADDDLLRVHPESHIREIQSTRPAEGFAQIDGDTFMSPGSVDAAYRAAGAALRAVDLV
                     LGGEASNAFCAIRPPGHHAESETAMGFCLFGNAALAAKHALDHHGLNRVAVVDFDVHHG
                     NGTQDLLWDEARALVITSQQMPLWPGSGRPDETGAYETVLNMPLAPGSGGAEMRAAYEA
                     EAFPRLRAFRPELIIISAGFDAHQDDPLANLNWSTGDFAWITAELCRIADEVCEGRIVS
                     TLEGGYDLNALAAATRAHVEELMKAAK"
     gene            30320..31246
                     /locus_tag="AP11_01470"
                     /gene="hdaH"
     CDS             31243..31485
                     /gene="xseB"
                     /locus_tag="AP11_01471"
                     /EC_number="3.1.11.6"
                     /inference="ab initio prediction:Prodigal:002006"
                     /inference="protein motif:HAMAP:MF_00337"
                     /codon_start=1
                     /transl_table=11
                     /product="Exodeoxyribonuclease 7 small subunit"
                     /translation="MTDTPVEQMTFEQAMKELEAVVGQLERGDVALDQSIALYERGAAL
                     KKRCEDELKRAEEKVAAITLDASGQPTGTTPVEGQ"
     gene            31243..31485
                     /locus_tag="AP11_01471"
                     /gene="xseB"
     CDS             31486..32352
                     /locus_tag="AP11_01472"
                     /EC_number="2.5.1.10"
                     /inference="ab initio prediction:Prodigal:002006"
                     /inference="similar to AA sequence:UniProtKB:Q08291"
                     /codon_start=1
                     /transl_table=11
                     /product="Farnesyl diphosphate synthase"
                     /translation="MFHEQLAQDAARIQDQFDVILGALDDLDVTRAMAYATEGGKRLRG
                     FLVLESARLHGIDASRAIWPATGIEALHAYSLVHDDLPCMDDDDLRRGRPTVHVKWNEG
                     IAVLAGDALQTLAFELCARPEVGNAEIRADLTLTLAKASGAQGMVLGQALDIAAETAAA
                     PLTLDEITRLQAGKTGALIEWSACAGARLAQADPAPLRQYAQALGLAFQIADDILDVEG
                     DAEKAGKRLQKDAEAGKATFVSLLGLDAARSRAAELVEHACAALDVYGAPAETLKQAAR
                     FVIARDS"
     gene            31486..32352
                     /locus_tag="AP11_01472"
     CDS             32369..34297
                     /gene="dxs_2"
                     /locus_tag="AP11_01473"
                     /EC_number="2.2.1.7"
                     /inference="ab initio prediction:Prodigal:002006"
                     /inference="similar to AA sequence:UniProtKB:Q9KGU7"
                     /codon_start=1
                     /transl_table=11
                     /product="1-deoxy-D-xylulose-5-phosphate synthase"
                     /db_xref="COG:COG1154"
                     /translation="MSDRPNTPLLDLVNRPADLKQFSDAQLHQVAAELRAETISAVSVT
                     GGHLGAGLGVVELTTALHAVFDTPRDKIIWDVGHQCYPHKILTERRDRIRTLRQKDGLS
                     GFTKRSESPYDPFGAAHSSTSISAALGFAVARDLGGVTSEGLGDAIAVIGDGSMSAGMA
                     FEAMNNAGHLKKRLIVILNDNEMSIAPPVGALSSYLSRIYAEEPFHDLKAAAKGAVSLL
                     PEPFREGAKRAKEMLKGMAVGGTLFEELGFSYIGPIDGHDMDQLLPVLRTVRARATGPI
                     LIHVLTKKGKGYAPAEQARDKGHATAKFDVVTGEQKKAPSNAPSYTSVFGKTLVEEAAR
                     DDKIVAVTAAMPDGTGLNLFAERYPSRCFDVAIAEQHGVTFAAALAAGGMKPFCAMYST
                     FLQRGYDQVVHDVAIQRLPVRFAIDRAGLVGADGATHAGSFDVAYLANLPGMVVMAAAN
                     EAELMHMVATAAAHDDGPIAFRYPRGEGVGVDLPERGEVLTIGKGRLIQKGARVALLSF
                     GTRLAEVQKAAEALAARGITPTIADARFAKPLDRDLILDLATKHEALITIEEGAIGGFG
                     SHVAQLLAEEGLFDAGLKYRSMVLPDIFIDQASPADMYAVAGMNAKQIEAKVLSVLGIA
                     TIGEKRA"
     gene            32369..34297
                     /locus_tag="AP11_01473"
                     /gene="dxs_2"
     CDS             34503..35012
                     /gene="napF_1"
                     /locus_tag="AP11_01474"
                     /inference="ab initio prediction:Prodigal:002006"
                     /inference="similar to AA sequence:UniProtKB:P0AAL0"
                     /codon_start=1
                     /transl_table=11
                     /product="Ferredoxin-type protein NapF"
                     /db_xref="COG:COG1145"
                     /translation="MNKLASRRAFLRGKLRMDKSAIRPPGAEDAEFYDLCTQCDECQEA
                     CPEDIIRFDAQGWPVVKLDVGPCTFCGDCANACPTGALNPEHVADWPWRATVSASCLSM
                     NGVSCRICQDVCDHRAIRFRLQTGGRAEPVLDTDSCTGCGACASACPAGSVSFERHTPP
                     TQEVAL"
     gene            34503..35012
                     /locus_tag="AP11_01474"
                     /gene="napF_1"
     CDS             35009..35281
                     /gene="napD"
                     /locus_tag="AP11_01475"
                     /inference="ab initio prediction:Prodigal:002006"
                     /inference="protein motif:HAMAP:MF_02200"
                     /codon_start=1
                     /transl_table=11
                     /product="Chaperone NapD"
                     /translation="MNICGCLVHVTPETTQSAKAAIAATNGAEIHAAAEDGRLVVVVED
                     TPEKLASETIMDLHQIPGVISLTLTYHHFEDLAETRPHLNASRQI"
     gene            35009..35281
                     /locus_tag="AP11_01475"
                     /gene="napD"
     CDS             35299..37791
                     /gene="napA_2"
                     /locus_tag="AP11_01476"
                     /EC_number="1.9.6.1"
                     /inference="ab initio prediction:Prodigal:002006"
                     /inference="similar to AA sequence:UniProtKB:P33937"
                     /codon_start=1
                     /transl_table=11
                     /product="Periplasmic nitrate reductase"
                     /db_xref="COG:COG0243"
                     /translation="MTISESRRTFLKSTAAAATASAAGLPLATGQANAQAATPDIRWDK
                     AACRFCGTGCSVLVGTKDGRVVATQGDPDAPVNRGLNCIKGYFLSKIMYGKDRLTTPML
                     RKTNGEYDKNGEFEPVSWDEAFDVMAAKWKEALAKKGPTSVGMFGSGQWTVWEGYAAAK
                     MMKAGFRSNNIDPNARHCMASAVVGFMRTFGIDEPMGCYDDFEHADTFVLWGSNMAEMH
                     PILWSRLTDTRLTKPGAEVHVLSTYEHRSFELADNGMVFAPQTDLAILNYIANYIIQNG
                     AVNEEFVKNHVNITKTATDIGYGLRDNHPLQQEAENPNVGKMDPISFEEYAEAVSEYTL
                     EYTSELSGVPAAQLERLAQQYADPNRKVMSLWTMGFNQHTRGSWVNSLMYNVHLLVGKI
                     SEPGNSPFSLTGQPSACGTAREVGTFAHRLPADMVVANDKHREICETAWNIPAGTIPPK
                     PGFHAVLQHRKLKDGDLNAYWVQCTNNMQAAPNINEEGYPGYRNPENFIAVSDPYPTVT
                     ALSADLILPTAMWVEKEGAYGNAERRTQFWRQQVKAPGEAKSDLWQVMEFSKRFTVEEV
                     WGEELLATMPEHRGKTMYEVLFANGSVDQFPLSETAEGFDNDESEHFGFYVQKGLFEEY
                     ANFGRGHAHDLAPFETYHQARGLRWPVVDGKETLYRFREGYDPYVPEGAGVKFYGKKDG
                     KASIIFAPYEPAPEEPDAEYDLWLCTGRVLEHWHSGSMTRRVPELHRAYPAAVVYMHPE
                     DARERGLRRGQEIVLSTRRGEVTSRVETRGRNKVPRGLVFMPWFDEGQLTNKLTLDATC
                     PLSKETDFKKCACKVERA"
     gene            35299..37791
                     /locus_tag="AP11_01476"
                     /gene="napA_2"
     CDS             37819..38637
                     /gene="napG"
                     /locus_tag="AP11_01477"
                     /inference="ab initio prediction:Prodigal:002006"
                     /inference="similar to AA sequence:UniProtKB:P0AAL3"
                     /codon_start=1
                     /transl_table=11
                     /product="Ferredoxin-type protein NapG"
                     /db_xref="COG:COG1145"
                     /translation="MSRVGSPLSPQRRRFLQDSARAAGGCVAAGSLLAWLARDARALPA
                     EALRPPGALPEKDFLSACIRCGLCVRDCPYDTLKLAELGVDAVATGTPYFTARDIPCEM
                     CDDIPCVAACPTGALDPGLDNIDDAKMGVAVLVDQENCLNFLGLRCDVCYRVCPVIDEA
                     ITLETEHNARSGSHAIFIPTVHADRCTGCGVCEKSCVLPEAAIKVLPARLARGSSADHY
                     RKGWEEKEAKGAPVVEGIIDLPDRLPGPGTDNLVAPGGFEPTFNLPEVTQ"
     gene            37819..38637
                     /locus_tag="AP11_01477"
                     /gene="napG"
     CDS             38634..39551
                     /gene="napH"
                     /locus_tag="AP11_01478"
                     /inference="ab initio prediction:Prodigal:002006"
                     /inference="similar to AA sequence:UniProtKB:P33934"
                     /codon_start=1
                     /transl_table=11
                     /product="Ferredoxin-type protein NapH"
                     /db_xref="COG:COG0348"
                     /translation="MTARAHMPLGQEAIAAKGWLGAHKYLLLRRASQLLFLVLFLLGPW
                     FGIWIVQGTLAGSLTLGVLPLTDPFVFLQSLIAGHWPELTAAIGAVIVLVAYALIGGRV
                     YCSWVCPINPVTDGAHWLHRKLGLQKGWQPKRGTRLWIMATVLIVSGLTGAIAWELVNP
                     ITMLHRGLIFGMGFVWAMVAAIFLFDLFVSRHGWCGHVCPVGAFYGLVGQKAMLRVSAA
                     NRAACDDCMDCYAVCPENHVISPALKGNGNDTPLILSPDCTNCGRCIDVCAEDVFKFTH
                     RFDALTVAPPEPTAAPQPRASRPF"
     gene            38634..39551
                     /locus_tag="AP11_01478"
                     /gene="napH"
     CDS             39564..39998
                     /gene="napB"
                     /locus_tag="AP11_01479"
                     /inference="ab initio prediction:Prodigal:002006"
                     /inference="similar to AA sequence:UniProtKB:P0ABL3"
                     /codon_start=1
                     /transl_table=11
                     /product="Periplasmic nitrate reductase, electron transfer
                     subunit"
                     /db_xref="COG:COG3043"
                     /translation="MKKPILVGLALIPPLLLGGLALAQSTGVTTLRGADVDEPVVLDQV
                     HRNVEGRLQRNYRQQPPLIPHSIEQYQIDLRTNQCLSCHDWTKAGERNAPTLSMTHYLD
                     REGRELDQIAGTRYFCNQCHVPQADALPLVDNTFEPSSGN"
     gene            39564..39998
                     /locus_tag="AP11_01479"
                     /gene="napB"
     CDS             40025..40720
                     /gene="napC"
                     /locus_tag="AP11_01480"
                     /inference="ab initio prediction:Prodigal:002006"
                     /inference="similar to AA sequence:UniProtKB:P0ABL5"
                     /codon_start=1
                     /transl_table=11
                     /product="Cytochrome c-type protein NapC"
                     /db_xref="COG:COG3005"
                     /translation="MSDDSQEKQGLIRRLWTWFWSPIAVLSVGFTLLAGFLAGILFWGG
                     FHWALELTNTEEFCVSCHTMETNLGEYRETVHYNNDSGVRAICSDCHVPDEWNHKIKAK
                     IMAVKDVYHELAGTISTPEKYEDHRLAMASAVWKKMKESDSRECRNCHNFDYMDFTLQE
                     TRAASEHQRALDTGMTCIDCHQGIAHSLPPGYLEEYQKISDAVDGEVLQKHAAASGDDI
                     RAFLNKSSD"
     gene            40025..40720
                     /locus_tag="AP11_01480"
                     /gene="napC"
     CDS             40734..40991
                     /locus_tag="AP11_01481"
                     /inference="ab initio prediction:Prodigal:002006"
                     /codon_start=1
                     /transl_table=11
                     /product="hypothetical protein"
                     /translation="MLEILGTIGGNVLGLPGILGLALGMMTRQLWLGALLGGLVGLIAP
                     LLFAGWQFSHIGTVPLLIAIIVGVCAGSLGTAIRRKGATV"
     gene            40734..40991
                     /locus_tag="AP11_01481"
     CDS             complement(41019..41720)
                     /locus_tag="AP11_01482"
                     /inference="ab initio prediction:Prodigal:002006"
                     /codon_start=1
                     /transl_table=11
                     /product="hypothetical protein"
                     /translation="MSHEAQKAIARQSLLLRSLPDQHVETLLSHAIWRQYDRGETIFLQ
                     EEKAQAVHVVLEGWVKLFRMTPTGAEAVVSVFTRGDSFGEAVALRNVAYPVSAEAVSAC
                     DVMHIPSPVLISLMKEDPEIGISILAATFTHLHSLVAQLEQLKAQTGAQRVAEFLLNLC
                     DSDTGGCEVSLPYDKMLIAGRLGMKPESLSRAFSRLKAVGVKINRNHAEISDIALLRDY
                     AESDPAENWGR"
     gene            complement(41019..41720)
                     /locus_tag="AP11_01482"
     CDS             41907..43130
                     /gene="hemA_2"
                     /locus_tag="AP11_01483"
                     /EC_number="2.3.1.37"
                     /inference="ab initio prediction:Prodigal:002006"
                     /inference="similar to AA sequence:UniProtKB:P18079"
                     /codon_start=1
                     /transl_table=11
                     /product="5-aminolevulinate synthase"
                     /db_xref="COG:COG0156"
                     /translation="MDYERFFDQSLEALRGEGNYRVFIDLQRRCGSFPNARQTDGSVQR
                     DVRIWCSNDYLGMGQHPSVIGAMHDALDRCGAGAGGTRNISGTTHDHVLLEAELADLHG
                     KEAALLFTSGYVSNWAALGTLAAKIPGLIVFSDALNHASMIEGIRHSRAQKVIWKHNDL
                     EDLEAKLATADPDAPKMIAFESVYSMDGDIAPIKEICDLADKYGAMTYLDEVHAVGLYG
                     PRGGGIAEREGLMDRLTVIEGTLGKAFGVVGGYIAASAALCDFVRSFASGFIFTTALPP
                     SIAAGAAASIRHLKQSNAERDLQKARVAQVRARLDAEGIPHIPNPSHIIPVMVGDPVKC
                     KFISDTLLEEFGIYIQPINYPTVPKGTERLRITPSPVHTDEDIDHLVGALSALWQRCQI
                     ARQPLAAQ"
     gene            41907..43130
                     /locus_tag="AP11_01483"
                     /gene="hemA_2"
     CDS             complement(43184..43471)
                     /locus_tag="AP11_01484"
                     /inference="ab initio prediction:Prodigal:002006"
                     /codon_start=1
                     /transl_table=11
                     /product="hypothetical protein"
                     /translation="MPVTSSFPKYSRRRLPNALTRAWVTLLVLSVASALLTVLPIPPEL
                     LGGGILILALAKCRVILARYLDLAASPAWLRGFTMVMTGFALLIFALYLI"
     gene            complement(43184..43471)
                     /locus_tag="AP11_01484"
     CDS             complement(43477..44025)
                     /gene="ctaE_2"
                     /locus_tag="AP11_01485"
                     /EC_number="1.9.3.1"
                     /inference="ab initio prediction:Prodigal:002006"
                     /inference="similar to AA sequence:UniProtKB:Q9AEL8"
                     /codon_start=1
                     /transl_table=11
                     /product="Cytochrome c oxidase subunit 3"
                     /db_xref="COG:COG1845"
                     /translation="MSDASLIDELPGELLMWVLIISELLVFGAGLIAFMGVRLTDPVGF
                     AEAQSHLYRTGAALNTAVLVTSGYLAAQALHWRRIARRGAARLALIAAAALGVVFLIIK
                     GAEYAGKATQGITYETHPFFLFYYLLTGFHAAHVLAGVAILLLVAWRDDPRNIEAGAQF
                     WHMVDLVWIMLFPVIYLLG"
     gene            complement(43477..44025)
                     /locus_tag="AP11_01485"
                     /gene="ctaE_2"
     CDS             complement(44022..45944)
                     /locus_tag="AP11_01486"
                     /inference="ab initio prediction:Prodigal:002006"
                     /codon_start=1
                     /transl_table=11
                     /product="hypothetical protein"
                     /translation="MVRIDFEPWEPEETIGKLWHTLASRLDAPEVHVGAAVDLSEVAGR
                     LAVLFRGLGGSPGVELRPVSPEVSRHRLGWRRRLATEVELMPRASFDGEVLRLPDRLAV
                     FPAREANGALYVWLAAAAAHAGTRIDEDDPLRADLHALVAARQMVEAALHNAPGLRPLY
                     TELCKGVLYQRDISGLPPVEAAVEELIRDMLGDPAPLSPKAEQLLALGDDVTAPRGYQH
                     FRPVPLWPELRPVGFSEHNEVENPDTEGPPEESGEKTHRARRRKSDQANRSDSFILHKF
                     EAILSWAEFLNINRRIDDDDPDNAKKAADDQEEIGLGQISKAPPTKLKLHLDLAPEDVN
                     RERLSGRVLYPEWDVRTGQYLPDHVNVLTSDAEIREDAAEFGKDPATARRIRAVKRQFE
                     ALRPGRVMTRGHLDGDQLDIEAAVRAQVDRCANGEGTERIWMQSRPEARDLAVSILLDV
                     SRSTESAVTGRAVIDIEREALAALAWGLNACGDDFAIHAFSSLKRQRVYVQRCKRFDEP
                     MGGLVEQRIASLRPGHYTRLGAAIRHCSADLASQSRKRRLLLIITDGKPNDLDHYEGRH
                     GIEDTCMAIREARRAGQSVFGVTIDKTGKSWFPRMFGQGGFAVIPDPHRLTMALPQIYR
                     QLVGA"
     gene            complement(44022..45944)
                     /locus_tag="AP11_01486"
     CDS             complement(45954..46763)
                     /gene="nirQ"
                     /locus_tag="AP11_01487"
                     /inference="ab initio prediction:Prodigal:002006"
                     /inference="similar to AA sequence:UniProtKB:Q02441"
                     /codon_start=1
                     /transl_table=11
                     /product="Denitrification regulatory protein NirQ"
                     /db_xref="COG:COG0714"
                     /translation="MDGSMKLNEGAANAPFYLAQGDECDVFCAAYNNDLPVLLKGPTGC
                     GKTRFVAHMAARLGRPLYTVACHDDLAAADLIGRYLLKGGETVWVDGPLTRAVREGAIC
                     YLDEVVEARKDVTVVLHPLTDDRRILPIDRTGEELEAAPGFMLVASYNPGYQNILKTLK
                     PSTRQRFISLEFDFPSPEMEAQVVAQESGLPLERCKPLVRLAGKLRGLKGQDLEEGVST
                     RLVVYAATLIAQGMSTDRAILAAMIEPLTDDEDIKRGLLDLVTAVFG"
     gene            complement(45954..46763)
                     /locus_tag="AP11_01487"
                     /gene="nirQ"
     CDS             complement(46769..48136)
                     /gene="norB"
                     /locus_tag="AP11_01488"
                     /EC_number="1.7.2.5"
                     /inference="ab initio prediction:Prodigal:002006"
                     /inference="similar to AA sequence:UniProtKB:P98008"
                     /codon_start=1
                     /transl_table=11
                     /product="Nitric oxide reductase subunit B"
                     /translation="MKYESQKIAYAYFAVAMALFAVQVIGGLLAGFIYVFPNFLSELLP
                     FNIVRMLHTNSLIVWLLLGFFGAAYFLIPEETEREIHSPTLAYLQLIILVVGTLGVVVT
                     YVFNLFEGNWLLGKEGREFLEQPKWVKAGIVVAALMFLYNVSLTVLKGKKTAISSILVL
                     GLWGLALLFLFAFYNPGNLSLDKQYWWYVVHLWVEGVWELIMASILAYLMLKLTGVDRE
                     IVEKWLYVIVAAALFSGILGTGHHYYWIGTPGYWQWIGSIFSSLEVIPFFAMMAFAFVM
                     VWKGRRDHPNKAALLWSLGCATLAFFGAGVWGFLHTLHGVNYYTHGTQITAAHGHLAFY
                     GAYVCLNLAIFSYAMPILKNRDPYNQVLNMASFWLMTSGMVFMTFVLTFGGTVQTHMQR
                     VVGEYFMDVQDQIAIFYWMRLGSGVVVVLGALLFIYSIWVPRKEVIEPGASETPAE"
     gene            complement(46769..48136)
                     /locus_tag="AP11_01488"
                     /gene="norB"
     CDS             complement(48153..48602)
                     /gene="norC"
                     /locus_tag="AP11_01489"
                     /inference="ab initio prediction:Prodigal:002006"
                     /inference="similar to AA sequence:UniProtKB:Q52527"
                     /codon_start=1
                     /transl_table=11
                     /product="Nitric oxide reductase subunit C"
                     /db_xref="COG:COG2010"
                     /translation="MREVMTKSMARNIFYGGSLFFILIFLALSAHSHWYIVNSENSAKL
                     DDSVVRGKHVWEKHACINCHTILGEGAYYAPEVGNVMTRWGVLDDPESAFEALKGWMEA
                     QPTGIPGRRQMPNFNLSDEEIRDLTNFLIWTDNIDAQGWPPNEAG"
     gene            complement(48153..48602)
                     /locus_tag="AP11_01489"
                     /gene="norC"
     CDS             complement(48724..49911)
                     /locus_tag="AP11_01490"
                     /inference="ab initio prediction:Prodigal:002006"
                     /codon_start=1
                     /transl_table=11
                     /product="hypothetical protein"
                     /translation="MSAVIARIFGEGFRVFFLSAGLYGLFVGGVWGIWLMVQAGAVPAS
                     DTSYAMAPPMWHAHEMIFGYATAALGGFFLTAVPNWTGAPDARARFIAVAAGLWLLGRL
                     AMWYSGVLSPVLVAVCDLAFVPILAAKIATQLIRRPKPQNMVFLLLLSLIWIANLLTHL
                     EWIGVTGDTLDVGLRAGLLTLCSMIAILGGRITPAFTRNAMKRAGAPEEAWPVSVAALD
                     KSAMLIALLLPVSALAFGIGQMTGLVALLLGVVQILRMARWRTVWAMRQPILIALHVGL
                     GMLAFGLILWGLSLLGFGNETAALHVLGIGCVGGTTLAVMSRAALGHSGRALIAPPPMA
                     VAYGLMAAAAILRWVGSDLNTGYLTAMLVVDGLWVGAFALYLIAMWSALTGPRAA"
     gene            complement(48724..49911)
                     /locus_tag="AP11_01490"
     CDS             50001..51818
                     /gene="nirS_1"
                     /locus_tag="AP11_01491"
                     /EC_number="1.7.2.1"
                     /inference="ab initio prediction:Prodigal:002006"
                     /inference="similar to AA sequence:UniProtKB:P24040"
                     /codon_start=1
                     /transl_table=11
                     /product="Nitrite reductase"
                     /translation="MPQEPLFYWRNFCRSARLTPLPLTFVKDDKGVMSHPRTCLTSKWR
                     VIMSLGISYNKTGRAFGVGLAMLLGSVAAPALAEEPTLSKEAFESSKQLYFERCAGCHG
                     VLRKGATGKSLEPLVETKNADGTVTESGTLKLGQDRLEKIIAWGTEGGMNNFSDVMSEE
                     EIRDMATYIQMEPPKPPEMSLEQMMATRKVYVEPEDYPTEPLHGRNWENFFVVIERDVG
                     KVAVIDGDTKEVLAHIPTGYAVHVLKASEHHKLEEPENPGRFWYTMGRDGKMTKIDLWQ
                     NPENMLVAEVTIGYDARDVAVSGDGKYVIGGAYWPPHFAIVDAETMEPKKVVSTRGYNV
                     DGDYVEEARVAAIYTTPNEPTWIVAVKELGQLWQVDYSDLDNLRIDKIDSAKFLHDGFF
                     DPTGRYFQIAANASNKMVVVDTETHKLEALIDTAPLPHPGPGANWDDPNCGPVAGTTHL
                     GEGTVTVWGNDPEGRPDDAWKVCYEVETDGPGLFIRTHPESDYIWADQTKHPEPEIQQS
                     VQVIDKATGEIVKTIQITEEEGNVAVHFEFNQDGSEVWVSKWNRSTSKEANGEIVIFDA
                     KTLEEIGRVKGLFAPTGKFNVYNRSNHVT"
     gene            50001..51818
                     /locus_tag="AP11_01491"
                     /gene="nirS_1"
     CDS             51943..53727
                     /locus_tag="AP11_01492"
                     /inference="ab initio prediction:Prodigal:002006"
                     /codon_start=1
                     /transl_table=11
                     /product="hypothetical protein"
                     /translation="MTSEPDKKKPIWRRYFLWGMPVAGIAVAFVAGIIFWGGFNTAMEA
                     TNTKEFCVSCHEMRDFVYEEYTGTIHDVNRSGVGAVCSDCHVPKDWTHKIIRKIKASRE
                     LYGKMVGTINTREKFEAKRVHLAMNEWERMKATDSRECRNCHDFESMMPEFQKPRARQQ
                     HLNAMTVGQTCIDCHKGIAHSDARDRAEEEYLEKLEAPNPDFIREIPAEYLASLERIEA
                     KEAAEAEAEKAARVAQQEAVQAQIAAAVDAAVAEERAKASGEEAAAPAGGGSDVGTNID
                     WAAVPGADLKLFYPGQASFEWVQNGRSHGGARPLTKGGDQCTTCHAKELDTIGNNIVAG
                     GELEPTPIPGKRGVIDATVQAAHDDETLYIRLQWPDAGHNPAPFVDGGKMDPDNQIKVA
                     MMITGTGIEMGDQVGCWASCHADNSYMPFDPGAEAIAANGDVSGRLSTQDTVTKYISES
                     RTEVEIKGRRGKALGGWDKLQAADQIEQYLADGTYLDLMRVYADGSATNGYLLEQRVVN
                     DGEIAASASLDAGMWTVVFTRPLNSGAPGDVPLEAGQTYTVGFAIHDDFAAARFHHVTL
                     DTSLALDDDSAFINVVKQ"
     gene            51943..53727
                     /locus_tag="AP11_01492"
     CDS             53782..54183
                     /locus_tag="AP11_01493"
                     /inference="ab initio prediction:Prodigal:002006"
                     /codon_start=1
                     /transl_table=11
                     /product="hypothetical protein"
                     /translation="MKPQHLLPALLLLAAPAWAEDTTALCAEAEERYVELFGQPTSAVE
                     DAEVVLMYKYNFCPFERTVKAGTTVRWVNVDKRTSHSVLLKDGSEPESDRLFPEETVEL
                     TFLTPGPQDYLCGPHWETQNMIGMITVEP"
     gene            53782..54183
                     /locus_tag="AP11_01493"
     CDS             54384..55145
                     /gene="sumT_2"
                     /locus_tag="AP11_01494"
                     /EC_number="2.1.1.107"
                     /inference="ab initio prediction:Prodigal:002006"
                     /inference="similar to AA sequence:UniProtKB:O34744"
                     /codon_start=1
                     /transl_table=11
                     /product="Uroporphyrinogen-III C-methyltransferase"
                     /db_xref="COG:COG0007"
                     /translation="MSGKVFLIGAGPGDPELMTLRALRMLQEADVVVYDRLVSADILNL
                     HADGVRLIPVGKAPKCHTVPQDRINEILVEEARAGHTVARLKGGDPMIFGRGSEEAAHL
                     MANGIPVEYAPGITAAQGASCSTGVPLTHRGLATSVQYVTGHRQADKVLDLDWKRLADP
                     DTTLVVYMGVANIGQIAMGLMTESLPGSTPVLAVGKATTPDEHRMVSRLDRLAADVRAA
                     DLKAPTLFIIGKVVSLYAERSVAELLEQANG"
     gene            54384..55145
                     /locus_tag="AP11_01494"
                     /gene="sumT_2"
     CDS             55138..55524
                     /locus_tag="AP11_01495"
                     /inference="ab initio prediction:Prodigal:002006"
                     /codon_start=1
                     /transl_table=11
                     /product="hypothetical protein"
                     /translation="MAKLGRRYAAPGSSARQRPTAPRSRSLTSVLLTSAVLVATTAFAA
                     DTLDPNALKRLVHQDCGSCHGLSLKGGLGSDLRSETLEHYDADILTGVILDGIPDTAMP
                     PWRPLISQEEAEWIARYLLEPEAQ"
     gene            55138..55524
                     /locus_tag="AP11_01495"
     CDS             55521..56666
                     /locus_tag="AP11_01496"
                     /inference="ab initio prediction:Prodigal:002006"
                     /codon_start=1
                     /transl_table=11
                     /product="hypothetical protein"
                     /translation="MKQLIFTLAATLMMTTAQAEPTATGDLGLVIERAKGSVLLVDQSD
                     RAALARIEGLGDLSHASLVYSPDERFAYVFGRDGGLTKVDIVTRQIAGRVVQAGNAIGG
                     AISDDGQLVAVSNYEPGGVRVFDAETLEMVADIPTGSKTIGLVDAPGRRFVFTMWDTGE
                     TWIADFAAGAPAITKIPEMGKNPYDALITANGRTYITGLFGEDGLTALDLWAEMPEPIR
                     VLPNYGRGQEEMPVYKMPHLEGWALTGREFVLPAVGHHEVLWIDADTLTETGRTQTHGQ
                     PVFAMARPDGRQVWVNFAHPLNDTIQVIDSVTKDIIHEFKPGPAVLHMEFTPRGHEVWI
                     SVRDANKVMVYDTQTFEKLREIEADSPSGIFFTARAHRTGL"
     gene            55521..56666
                     /locus_tag="AP11_01496"
     CDS             56670..57659
                     /locus_tag="AP11_01497"
                     /inference="ab initio prediction:Prodigal:002006"
                     /codon_start=1
                     /transl_table=11
                     /product="hypothetical protein"
                     /translation="MEHITDPADRRLLDEFQRDFPITDRPFQVLAHLLGLDEAEVLNRL
                     VRMRATGRITRVGATIAPGTVSASTLAAVAAPEDRLEQVAALIDAEPGVNHNYQREDDW
                     NLWFVATGPDRQHVDDTLTRISQRTGLRVLDLRLVRPFNIDLGFRMAGDAQAVPNRRKV
                     DRSAMQPGDRGLLQALSTGLPLVAEPYAALAQSLDRDPNEVMARIGALHMAGIVSRLGV
                     IVRHRALGWSANAMVVWDLPSQQIDRAGPALAAHPGITLCYERRPVAGLWPYRLYSMIH
                     ARSRPEARAVLAGAAALPELAGVRHKVLFSTRCFKQTGALIKPKEAAA"
     gene            56670..57659
                     /locus_tag="AP11_01497"
     CDS             57656..58105
                     /locus_tag="AP11_01498"
                     /inference="ab initio prediction:Prodigal:002006"
                     /codon_start=1
                     /transl_table=11
                     /product="hypothetical protein"
                     /translation="MTLDATDRAILNRMQDDLPLTPHPYAEVARNLGISEADLLTRLAR
                     MKEDRVITRFGPFFDAAAMGGAFCLCAMAVPSADFETVLTKVNAHPEVAHNYERTHRLN
                     MWFVLATETPEGIEAAADAIERETGIKVLRFPKLQEFFIGFRVAA"
     gene            57656..58105
                     /locus_tag="AP11_01498"
     CDS             58102..58584
                     /locus_tag="AP11_01499"
                     /inference="ab initio prediction:Prodigal:002006"
                     /codon_start=1
                     /transl_table=11
                     /product="hypothetical protein"
                     /translation="MIDAKDREIIEALQGGLPLAPAPYAAVADRLGMDEGTLLDRLAEL
                     KARGVIRRIAAAPNHYKLGMTSNGMTVWDVEDSRIAELGAQIGALPFVTHCYERPRALP
                     DWPYNLFAMVHGADRDEVEEKRAQIADILGDACGAKDILYSTRILKKTGLRLKKKG"
     gene            58102..58584
                     /locus_tag="AP11_01499"
     CDS             58588..59802
                     /gene="mftC"
                     /locus_tag="AP11_01500"
                     /EC_number="2.-.-.-"
                     /inference="ab initio prediction:Prodigal:002006"
                     /inference="similar to AA sequence:UniProtKB:P9WJ79"
                     /codon_start=1
                     /transl_table=11
                     /product="Putative mycofactocin radical SAM maturase MftC"
                     /db_xref="COG:COG0535"
                     /translation="MFRLTEYMHQLVKPTPVRKRRSGPVKPVVIWNLTRRCNLKCRHCY
                     TVSADVAFPGELSHQQAMETLEDLGQFRVPALILSGGEPLDRFDFFDIATRARKLVPML
                     ALSTNGTKIHGETADRIADVGFSYVGISLDGIGATNDWFRGVEGAFADALRGVRECKRR
                     SIKVGLRFCLTEGTQHHLPDLLQLCDDEGVDKFYLSHLVYAGRGDKNRGEDAEHLRTRK
                     GMDLLLDRAWEAASGGRPLDIVTGNNDADAGYFLNWVRAHFDAEKAAHVREHLAAWGGN
                     SSGLGVANIDNLGRVHPDTYWSDYTVGNVKTAPFSQLWTGGDQMLELLRTRPRPLKGRC
                     GACQLKDVCGGNTRIRALQLTGDPWAEDPACYLSNEEIGVQDAGERLQVTPFRGKSHDP
                     AHQFF"
     gene            58588..59802
                     /locus_tag="AP11_01500"
                     /gene="mftC"
     CDS             59777..61402
                     /gene="nirS_2"
                     /locus_tag="AP11_01501"
                     /EC_number="1.7.2.1"
                     /inference="ab initio prediction:Prodigal:002006"
                     /inference="similar to AA sequence:UniProtKB:P24474"
                     /codon_start=1
                     /transl_table=11
                     /product="Nitrite reductase"
                     /db_xref="COG:COG2010"
                     /translation="MIRRISSFDTVGSARPASARVVSAGASGGSIFKKMKTGALCAALS
                     VGAAWADAPSDYAEFCASCHGENRLGGVGPALIPETLKRMRGPRVAAVIAEGRAATQMP
                     AFSHELDALQIEELAGWLKSPLESDPEWGEADIMASRTLDEDYVSVDAPVWDSDPMNIT
                     LAVETGDHHVSVLDGDTFEVLDRFETPFAVHGGPKFSPDGRYVFIMSRDGWVQKYDIWA
                     LKQVGRVRAGLNSRNIAMSGDGKWVAVANYLPNSLTLLSTEDLSVAKVIEVKSKKGVPS
                     RVSAVYQAPPRESFVLALKDVPEIWEVFYGANPPQFGLGHDFRIEGQFKNPDPFPVRKI
                     TTPDYLDDFFFDQTYEYVMGASRDGKGGQVIDLVIGHKVADLDLPGMPHLGSGITWKRG
                     DTTVMATPHLTDGTVSVIDMQTWETVKRIKTEGPGFFMRSHENSPYVWADVFFGPNKDA
                     MHVIDKQSLEIVKTLRPAPGKTVAHVEFTKDGSHALVSIWEDDGAVIVYDAQTLEEIRR
                     LPMRKPSGKYNVWNKITFSEGTSH"
     gene            59777..61402
                     /locus_tag="AP11_01501"
                     /gene="nirS_2"
     CDS             61359..61622
                     /locus_tag="AP11_01502"
                     /inference="ab initio prediction:Prodigal:002006"
                     /codon_start=1
                     /transl_table=11
                     /product="hypothetical protein"
                     /translation="MSGTKSPSRKAPATDGKWPVWKLAILLYPATMLTVAINLFLLGLI
                     LHGIGFSVIRPVPAILWSIPLGVPAAWLAGRWLRGLMDEADG"
     gene            61359..61622
                     /locus_tag="AP11_01502"
     CDS             61727..62191
                     /locus_tag="AP11_01503"
                     /inference="ab initio prediction:Prodigal:002006"
                     /codon_start=1
                     /transl_table=11
                     /product="hypothetical protein"
                     /translation="MSALTHLHNLPVRAVRAAAGLAGILLLLLQSFAPALASPGQSVWM
                     EICSEGGAVWVEVDLGEGPEDPTAPCPKCAECALCAITSAAPVPEMAQTPQSGIVQFVQ
                     VQNRVSFVLYNSNWLWPETRGPPAATQDITERALRASMASTQLSGGAPWS"
     gene            61727..62191
                     /locus_tag="AP11_01503"
     CDS             62182..64359
                     /locus_tag="AP11_01504"
                     /inference="ab initio prediction:Prodigal:002006"
                     /codon_start=1
                     /transl_table=11
                     /product="hypothetical protein"
                     /translation="MVVSRAYHLVLAFALSCLMAISADADSLASFLPELEPADLAPGAD
                     AFGPVRDDVKIAPVLKGGETVAWAFLTSDFVGTTGYSGKPIHVVAAIDDDAVLTGVKLV
                     KHSEPIVLIGIPNSRMVELTEGYAGLDLKREAETGGEGHDLDIISGATVTIMVIDDSLV
                     RGGIKVARALGLGGLSPLQAEGPKREVDLAQDAVYDWTTLSGDGSVRRLTLDIGQINAA
                     FEATGDQRAIKRPEPGAPDDTFIDMHMALVSVPSIGKSLLGEAEYQNLLNWLDEGEQAI
                     LVLGRGAYSFKGSGYVRGGIFDRIQLIQGDSSVRFFDKQQRRLGKVAAADAPTFTELDI
                     FKIPADAEFDPAEPFRLQLLVQRAVGAVEKTFLTFDLGYKLPEQYLLPVAAPAVVDDAT
                     GEAAAKAALWQRIWKDRTVEIGVLGVMLLVLTATFFFQFHATMNARVFYWFRIGYLTMT
                     LFFIGWYANAQLSVVNLMALAGSLRTGFSWDAFLLDPLVFIQWFAVAAALLFWGRGAYC
                     GWLCPFGALQELTNKIARALKVPQWTLPWGLNERLWPAKYMIFLGLFGLSFVSIPLAET
                     YAEIEPFKTAIILKFMRDWPFVVFALALLGIGLFVERFYCRYLCPLGGALAIPARIRMF
                     DWLRRYKDCGTPCQTCANECPVQAIHPTGEINPNECVTCLHCQVLYQSESKCPVVIRQL
                     KRRAKTGSVNIKTPLGQPPANHPNAKPQSVS"
     gene            62182..64359
                     /locus_tag="AP11_01504"
     CDS             64374..66281
                     /gene="nosZ"
                     /locus_tag="AP11_01505"
                     /EC_number="1.7.2.4"
                     /inference="ab initio prediction:Prodigal:002006"
                     /inference="similar to AA sequence:UniProtKB:P94127"
                     /codon_start=1
                     /transl_table=11
                     /product="Nitrous-oxide reductase"
                     /translation="MSEHDKKLNVTRRGLLGASATGAVLAGTGLGSTLMTAKEASAAAN
                     AALEPGELDEYYGFWSSGQTGEVRILGVPSMRELMRIPVFNRCSATGWGQTNESLKVLT
                     EGLLPETKQYLAANGKVTYDNGDLHHPHMSFTDGTYDGRYLFMNDKANTRVARIRCDVM
                     KCDKIIEIPNAHDIHGLRPQKYPRTGYIFANGEHEAPLVNDGEILDDPSQYVNIFTAID
                     GDTMEIAWQVMVSGNLDNTDCDYQGKYAFSTSYNSEMGMNLAEMTENELDHVVVFNLKG
                     IEDAIAAGNYQELNGVKVVDGRKEAGGNLTRYIPIPNSPHGVNAAPDKKHIMINGKLSP
                     TVSVIDVEKVDALFADNADPRSAIVAEPQLGLGPLHTAFDGKGNAYTTLFLDSQVVKWD
                     IAKAIEAFGGADVDPILDKVDVHYQPGHNSTSMGETAEADGKWLISMNKFSKDRFLNVG
                     PLKPENEQLIDISGDKMKVVHDGPTFAEPHDSIIVHRSKVNPVNVWDRNDPMWEEARQQ
                     AAADGVDLEEGAEEPIRDGNKVRVYMTSTAPVFSLEKFTVKQGDEVTLYVTNLDDVDDV
                     THGLCLSNFGIAMEVAPQATASVTFIADRPGVHWFYCQWFCHALHMEMRGRMFVEPRSA
                     "
     gene            64374..66281
                     /locus_tag="AP11_01505"
                     /gene="nosZ"
     CDS             66284..67540
                     /gene="nosD"
                     /locus_tag="AP11_01506"
                     /inference="ab initio prediction:Prodigal:002006"
                     /inference="similar to AA sequence:UniProtKB:P19843"
                     /codon_start=1
                     /transl_table=11
                     /product="putative ABC transporter binding protein NosD"
                     /translation="MRWSLLIPFLLGSPLWAADWDVPNRAGAINEILAQAAVGDTLRLS
                     PGVYAERLVLDRPITIDGLGQATIDGQGEGSVITVTGPGVTVRGLTVIGSGSGHDGIDS
                     GIQLTKTAHAPVVEDNVLLGNLYGVDIHGAKDSIVRRNRIEGRQDRHMNARGNGVYVWN
                     APGAVVEDNDIRYGRDGIFVNSSKKNTFTGNLFRDLRFAVHYMYADNSVVSDNVSIGND
                     LGYAVMFTSNVTVANNVSIGDREHGVMLNYANKSVITGNVVKGAKEKCTFLYNSNKNEF
                     TDNWFQGCGIGIHFTAGSERNRIVGNAFVGNRTQVKYVSTKWVEWSEDGRGNYWSDFAA
                     FDVDGNGIADAPYRPNDSMDHVLWTQPAAKLLLGSPAVQLVRWSQAAFPALLPGGVMDS
                     NPLMQAPEPPAMKKVPHDG"
     gene            66284..67540
                     /locus_tag="AP11_01506"
                     /gene="nosD"
     CDS             67530..68423
                     /gene="nosF"
                     /locus_tag="AP11_01507"
                     /inference="ab initio prediction:Prodigal:002006"
                     /inference="similar to AA sequence:UniProtKB:P19844"
                     /codon_start=1
                     /transl_table=11
                     /product="putative ABC transporter ATP-binding protein
                     NosF"
                     /db_xref="COG:COG1131"
                     /translation="MTDKALSIDHVLKDRGKTRVLDDITLSLAPGQRVALLGHNGAGKS
                     TLIKSILGLTPIHGGAIRIGDATPGSAQARRETAYLPEAVSFHPALTGREQLTLFAQLS
                     GAKADVPGLLERVGLSDALDRRIGAYSKGMRQRLGLAQVLLGQPKVALLDEPTSGLDPI
                     SRQDLYAIIDELAAQGTAVLIASHALTEVEARTDRIAIMRKGRMVADDTLNNLSALAGL
                     PIRLKVRASANADALAAELGGNRINGASVELLCTPEDKMEALRRIAGLGDAVADVEMTP
                     PKLEDLYRHYAQEDLQ"
     gene            67530..68423
                     /locus_tag="AP11_01507"
                     /gene="nosF"
     CDS             68420..69241
                     /gene="nosY"
                     /locus_tag="AP11_01508"
                     /inference="ab initio prediction:Prodigal:002006"
                     /inference="similar to AA sequence:UniProtKB:P19845"
                     /codon_start=1
                     /transl_table=11
                     /product="putative ABC transporter permease protein NosY"
                     /db_xref="COG:COG1277"
                     /translation="MTRFLAITRTEMLILRRNRWLLVATLIMVLFALALTFAGSAPTGT
                     LGVDMLTVSVASMTTLSVYLAPLLALMISFEAIAGDVDRGSLSLLLSYPAGRGEILLGK
                     FTAHLAALAFAMTVGFGTAGAVAAFFGGAGPESLMALARLILTSILLGAVFLALGYLLS
                     ALAKGATAAAGLSAGLWLVFVVLYDLGLLGAVVMDKGGAFTQSVFPWVMVANPADAFRL
                     WNIAATEGVAMASGMTGAAQALPVWAAPASLLLWPVLGFALARLAFRRVEP"
     gene            68420..69241
                     /locus_tag="AP11_01508"
                     /gene="nosY"
     CDS             69238..69753
                     /gene="nosL"
                     /locus_tag="AP11_01509"
                     /inference="ab initio prediction:Prodigal:002006"
                     /inference="similar to AA sequence:UniProtKB:O68481"
                     /codon_start=1
                     /transl_table=11
                     /product="Copper-binding lipoprotein NosL"
                     /translation="MKRLALIALIALAACKEEVAVAPDPVDLTPDALSYFCQMNIAEHG
                     GPKGQIHLEGYPAPLFFAQVRDMLAYLKSPERDAKITAVYVSDMGVAPSWRQPGISNWI
                     AADGATFVVGADVAGGMGAREVVPFAEPAEAEAFILRYGGSALPLSEVPDTEVLGPVDL
                     DLILETPA"
     gene            69238..69753
                     /locus_tag="AP11_01509"
                     /gene="nosL"
     CDS             69750..70646
                     /locus_tag="AP11_01510"
                     /inference="ab initio prediction:Prodigal:002006"
                     /codon_start=1
                     /transl_table=11
                     /product="hypothetical protein"
                     /translation="MTRLTRRRFLTISAACAAVPAAASGVAQWRGIALGAPASLRLEGL
                     TDTQAAPIFAAVEAELHRLEDIFSLYRTRSQISRLNRAGRLRDPAPELLEVLSLCSALH
                     DASEGAFDPTVQPLWLALASGAAQAHVDHARQAIGWNKVHIDADEIRLPQPGRSAITLN
                     GIAQGAVTDRIAALLRSYGLRDVLVDMGEVAALGERGGAEPWRVGLAGPDGMIAKRITL
                     RDRAVATSAPDGTRLNGGLGHILNPLGAGPTHRAVSISAPQAAVADGLSTALCVTSPDR
                     TKAVLARFPDARIEMLI"
     gene            69750..70646
                     /locus_tag="AP11_01510"
     CDS             complement(70740..71771)
                     /gene="dsdA"
                     /locus_tag="AP11_01511"
                     /EC_number="4.3.1.18"
                     /inference="ab initio prediction:Prodigal:002006"
                     /inference="protein motif:HAMAP:MF_01030"
                     /codon_start=1
                     /transl_table=11
                     /product="D-serine dehydratase"
                     /translation="MKAVSNPYQNGTKLADDAPYPSTDISGLGRHRLFCPDFVETPLVD
                     ATALAPVAKLWVKDERPRMGLGSFKALGAAYVIACQADAAADKMLNGRTYVTASAGNHG
                     MSMAAGARVFGADAVVYIAETVPESFADRLRAQNAQVVREGVDYAASMEAAAQAAQQNG
                     WTLLSDSSWEGYTDLPRLLMEGYLQMALETAEQCPEAPTHILLQAGVGGMAGAVAAYAR
                     KVWGDAPQITVVEPGSAPALQASIEAGQCVFADGPDSIMGRLDCKEPSLIALNGLARDA
                     DLFLTLDDSEVVAQLPAMAEAGLDTSASGGAGIAAVMNAAVREALEIGPEARVLCMLTE
                     QPA"
     gene            complement(70740..71771)
                     /locus_tag="AP11_01511"
                     /gene="dsdA"
     tRNA            71950..72035
                     /locus_tag="AP11_01512"
                     /product="tRNA-Leu"
                     /inference="COORDINATES:profile:Aragorn:001002"
                     /note="tRNA-Leu(taa)"
     gene            71950..72035
                     /locus_tag="AP11_01512"
     CDS             72147..72611
                     /locus_tag="AP11_01513"
                     /inference="ab initio prediction:Prodigal:002006"
                     /codon_start=1
                     /transl_table=11
                     /product="hypothetical protein"
                     /translation="MPDFRILTRDTLRPLAALSVHDEQSTFVASNLMTIAQSRFEPGSE
                     IYGIWEDETPVGLLAVVDMFHPDADLDEGDDPDGIYIWRLMVDQAHQGKGHGRSALEFA
                     KALAQKKGRANLVISVVDEPGSALALYKRFGFDPTGGIVDGEVEMVMALS"
     gene            72147..72611
                     /locus_tag="AP11_01513"
     tRNA            complement(73180..73255)
                     /locus_tag="AP11_01514"
                     /product="tRNA-Thr"
                     /inference="COORDINATES:profile:Aragorn:001002"
                     /note="tRNA-Thr(cgt)"
     gene            complement(73180..73255)
                     /locus_tag="AP11_01514"
     CDS             73415..74608
                     /locus_tag="AP11_01515"
                     /inference="ab initio prediction:Prodigal:002006"
                     /codon_start=1
                     /transl_table=11
                     /product="hypothetical protein"
                     /translation="MSGISQKTYVLDTHRLRDPEQTLAIVRPFLKDMGITRIANLTGLD
                     RVGLPTVMVTRPNSRSVAVSLGKGLSLSAAQASGVMEAIESWHAERIELLLRLCSHADL
                     ARDHVVDVERLPRVTGGQFDPHGAMLWVQGRDLNAGAACWVPYEMVDTDYTTSPVAGQR
                     AFPRTTNGLASGNDVVEASCHAICELIERDATTLWHHRGVTPRVDPDTVDDPRCRQAMD
                     QIVAAGLDLGIWDTTSDIGIASFRCVICEAGEVTGHIGIGDGCHPDRAIALLRALTEAA
                     QTRLTYISGARDDLDPGEFSDEARTWRSRYIRELIDGAPATVCFTDCPSHVTGSFTEDL
                     ELLLTCLSVVGMGQVVTVDLSRPEIDIAVIRAIIPGLEAPHDDPDYVAGPRARAVTA"
     gene            73415..74608
                     /locus_tag="AP11_01515"
     CDS             74605..75918
                     /locus_tag="AP11_01516"
                     /inference="ab initio prediction:Prodigal:002006"
                     /codon_start=1
                     /transl_table=11
                     /product="hypothetical protein"
                     /translation="MSVVIFVGPTLRPEAVQEHLDATILPPVRQGDVYRVVRDKPRAIG
                     IIDGYFDGVPSVWHKEILWALEQGIPVFGSASMGALRAAELSDFGMIGVGRVFDDYLSG
                     AIMDDDEVAVLHGPAELGFMPLSEPMVSIRATLGMAQTAGVLSEEDAQILLEAAKALHY
                     RDRVWDRVIAAAGTISGLDEFRDWLPAGQVDAKGDDARAMLAQMARYLEADTDTSAAPR
                     VERTLAWRELRDRVNSETTPPDQDARALVDELRLDPDLYARLRDRAALHLLARDEARRA
                     EHRPDRATLRKHMAAHRFGARLPRQADLMEWLQDNDLTLAQYEAILTDRAHKDAAIAAR
                     ADDLDTALLAELRHDGHYGALRDRARRKAERIKGPDRVNGTGRMQSLVWYFETRLDQAV
                     PDDLESYAIALGLDGREAFVDLIEAEFMFCRAEGEPER"
     gene            74605..75918
                     /locus_tag="AP11_01516"
     CDS             75931..77241
                     /locus_tag="AP11_01517"
                     /inference="ab initio prediction:Prodigal:002006"
                     /codon_start=1
                     /transl_table=11
                     /product="hypothetical protein"
                     /translation="MTIWPDYSENETPGTRFLLYPQSPYLEPNSKPELVEISAPQGTIG
                     PGPSGPRMYAMYPIDKTIPYGTMIEGEDGPEMYLPAWDGYILPPPEPDEFGNFIHIDPD
                     DPAFEAAHLFGAAHFTMDVWEGYFGRPIPWHFERDFERLELSLLPGLDNAHIGWGFLET
                     GGTREHGDEYRPYSLNFDVVAHEIGHAIIYSVIGLPSEEDATGEYYGFHESAADMVALL
                     ASLHFGSVVDEVLKNTRGNLYTYNRLSRFAELSQNAQIRIAANDRTLSDFSHGWSSEHA
                     LSEPLTGAMFDILVDIYHERLVAHDVIDPEMEELSDELEGTDEYNAIMQDLFDEHYAAD
                     PEGFRVALIEARDLLGTYLADAWEKLDPDMLSYFGVERALVMVDQEITGGAFRQIIEGN
                     FRMRDIGLTRPGPRLSKPDGASHAASVRTLSPEVKEP"
     gene            75931..77241
                     /locus_tag="AP11_01517"
     CDS             77379..78284
                     /locus_tag="AP11_01518"
                     /inference="ab initio prediction:Prodigal:002006"
                     /codon_start=1
                     /transl_table=11
                     /product="hypothetical protein"
                     /translation="MSESLLSFSEVLLFGRELNDLKLKQKSVRLALEIPGALPAQVDVI
                     DGVKVKAHDRILVQSGETENEISGIYKVADVGGNLTLVKRKKVEFQTFVYVQKGRVFKH
                     SFWEQTANSHKRQMFEEQDERRRGRGVNNFMGDQFGGDARLARIYGFAYDGTYYEMPEP
                     TIFLVHGEGESATGGNLPRGFSLENTGGPDTTQQAARAPMNPSVSGVAAADYQIASDIR
                     VWNYDQADYTLRMDIAAGQIEEVLLDVYFEYDAPMMAGAKVSGAKVSGAKVSGAKVSGA
                     KVSGAKVSGAKVSGAKARGE"
     gene            77379..78284
                     /locus_tag="AP11_01518"
     CDS             complement(78339..80108)
                     /locus_tag="AP11_01519"
                     /inference="ab initio prediction:Prodigal:002006"
                     /codon_start=1
                     /transl_table=11
                     /product="hypothetical protein"
                     /translation="MNTTGSNPTLRQKLGAVLFADVVGYSRLMGENEMDTYNALNSLLS
                     QLEAICQQYQGRVIEVRGDGILALFETATSAVEFSIELHRIAAQHNQNRMAHEQIKFRA
                     GVHMGEVLQDDRGIHGDNVNIAARLQEIAEPERVYVSAAVYEQIRNRLRYGYEFLGPKQ
                     LKNILLPVATYCVRSEVEGATMAATLRPDMQLEVLERPDIPSVAILPFVSQGGGEDDSW
                     VAEGLTDDIIMNLSKFRNLFVIARNSSFFFKTQSMSPHEAARRLNVRYVARGSVRRSSS
                     RIRVTAELLDANTERTIWGERFDRKLDDIFDILDDVTECIVAAMAVMIESHEKQRMVQA
                     VPSDLRAYGSVLQGQHHIFKYTRNDNRKAQHCYESALERDGGYARAAAALSRTLNIDWR
                     YSWTEDPNSALDKALSLALRAVDLDPTDARGFGELGYVQLYRKEHAAALESYKRALSLN
                     PNDADMHSDYADALAHSGDNETAIEHLQQAMRLNPYFPDQYLWHLGGAYYNLKRYDDVI
                     AAVNKMNNPTEGQRVLAASYAHKGDMDMARQIADKHRAAHPNFSLERWTRVQPDLLEDD
                     TQHFLEGLRKAGF"
     gene            complement(78339..80108)
                     /locus_tag="AP11_01519"
     CDS             complement(80187..80822)
                     /locus_tag="AP11_01520"
                     /inference="ab initio prediction:Prodigal:002006"
                     /codon_start=1
                     /transl_table=11
                     /product="hypothetical protein"
                     /translation="MPDATPRLFRLRPLEKADMETVARWFQDVRDLALFDRTSRVPLNL
                     QQTEQIWEEALSSSRDCGKCWFIIESDSAEPQGMIGLEAISQVNRDAVIPIFIDKSVRR
                     HGVAVRAIALLLDFAFRQLGLNRITSYYRADNHGSRDLISQVGCQVEGTMRQAWFADGR
                     FHDMIVVGMLQQDWAARRQELAQELHTDTVVTFGAPEWSWPPPAHCDE"
     gene            complement(80187..80822)
                     /locus_tag="AP11_01520"
     CDS             complement(80951..81250)
                     /locus_tag="AP11_01521"
                     /inference="ab initio prediction:Prodigal:002006"
                     /codon_start=1
                     /transl_table=11
                     /product="hypothetical protein"
                     /translation="MKETILEILHVDSPTEALWVFIGLAGQLMFSARFIVQWITSERAK
                     KSVIPMAFWYLSIGGGLILLSYAIYRRDPVFILGQSMGLSIYLRNIFLIRAENR"
     gene            complement(80951..81250)
                     /locus_tag="AP11_01521"
     CDS             complement(81247..82008)
                     /gene="rgtE"
                     /locus_tag="AP11_01522"
                     /EC_number="2.4.1.-"
                     /inference="ab initio prediction:Prodigal:002006"
                     /inference="similar to AA sequence:UniProtKB:Q1MJ95"
                     /codon_start=1
                     /transl_table=11
                     /product="Dodecaprenyl-phosphate galacturonate synthase"
                     /db_xref="COG:COG0463"
                     /translation="MFSDAQPQPDTRPAVSVVIPMHNEQGAVADLLQGICTAAADLPDF
                     EIIAVDDGSTDGTYDALQAFQQTCPQLRILQHKPAGGQSAAVHSGVQAARAEVCCTLDG
                     DGQNPPEELPKIWAPLLADDSGQIGLVAGQRLGRKDTVSKKLASRMANALRGWMLKDGT
                     RDTGCGFKAFRRQAFLNLPYFDHMHRYLPALFKAYGWQIALVDVAHQQRLSGQSKYTNF
                     GRAMVGIWDLFGVVWLMRRAKSVSAKEAGRS"
     gene            complement(81247..82008)
                     /locus_tag="AP11_01522"
                     /gene="rgtE"
     CDS             82125..83615
                     /locus_tag="AP11_01523"
                     /inference="ab initio prediction:Prodigal:002006"
                     /codon_start=1
                     /transl_table=11
                     /product="hypothetical protein"
                     /translation="MNVRSTSERLWATDWAPYVMTGAVIVVLWCWYMVGLGQDGLSKID
                     EFFTYDRSLGFARNGDWFTVFSQNEPSLKKPPLQYWMTAGMIEMGWSHMTALHLPSMLF
                     ALGTLIATAWLARVMVPDHPWLMLPAVLLVSSSQNFWGHATSAMLDNGAMFFSTLGVAV
                     MLAAFERPRLWPWFAVTVFLAGMQKSPTPLVFLALGLLTLILTQRWQDRPTSEIWKNRT
                     FLWTMAACLLLAFLWPLFQYLRFGFGAEFQGSVRTEMLDRFAPSVADRSLKKLSEIILG
                     NEPGLRLFGLIGLFFLPFKFRRPRLLATTGIAVFFFLAMWMASGKIYDRYTLLILPMLM
                     IGAAGGIMLISKRMWVRVLLLAVLCLSEKGPMKHAAAYNHPTTAEQFGIDLQDLLEPMQ
                     TMVQPGETLVVCGFDNRRRLPLGAASVYASPDNRFVYMRRPNLRGYLAQFGYTAGPLRG
                     VCRAKELERISEDLTGLTRQPVEGTEFVYWTAEGLTAE"
     gene            82125..83615
                     /locus_tag="AP11_01523"
     CDS             complement(83643..85130)
                     /locus_tag="AP11_01524"
                     /inference="ab initio prediction:Prodigal:002006"
                     /codon_start=1
                     /transl_table=11
                     /product="hypothetical protein"
                     /translation="MLRSRLDAPQRLIYLVTAIVICLIWSWYLIDLEAGHIWRFDEFYT
                     YDRSTGFARNDDWFAVYSNNEPSLKKPPLQYWFSGLLIEFGVPDMLALRLPSMVFALGV
                     LIATACLARAMLPELPWAMPLSVLLLATSLEFWRYASSAMLDVGAALFTTLGFAAMFAA
                     FERPRYWPLFGVVAVLAALQKSPTPLAFLALALLGLVATRRWQTSPPRDIWRDPRFRKT
                     IMISVLLSFAWPIMQEARFALDGSLDGSVKRQMLDRFAPSISARGLSGMSELILGKEIW
                     LRAVGFLGICALPFVLRRPRLFAATSIAVLFVVMMWAASGRVYARYTLLILPLLMVGAA
                     GLALSLGRFRWIGTGALLALVFAVGGPIKDRSIIQTSTSNYRFGMPMSEVLLPLGQALQ
                     PHEALVICALDKSRPRVPPGAASVYASNGQRFVFLSRMELASELREIGFSARPLRGFCH
                     AEELEQIAPELIGLETTPSPAEGYMYWTATGHRDLKD"
     gene            complement(83643..85130)
                     /locus_tag="AP11_01524"
     CDS             complement(85342..86436)
                     /locus_tag="AP11_01525"
                     /inference="ab initio prediction:Prodigal:002006"
                     /codon_start=1
                     /transl_table=11
                     /product="hypothetical protein"
                     /translation="MPLQIYKRGRVYWAKGWIEYNGRPIAGPYRRSTKASTEEGARDWI
                     NHETERQIRRYVVGDEPSKTFSDAIMLYNASPKAAKQLIPIVEVIGDLSLGAISGALLK
                     SLGPKLKPKASTDTWWREIVTPASAVINNAHELEGTPLIRVKPYDKFERIAQDKRRGKL
                     SRVERTPADKEWIEAFCRAADPYNAALVRFMFETAARIDQAVSLEPDDLRPHENKVRVK
                     AQKGHPESWITVSPQMMDELLALPPKRPKNRKTGKLMKARIFGYGSSTGYNTRWKTICK
                     RAGISYLSAHPAGRHGFFTELVVRQGVDPVTAAKAGRWSDPNLPMRIYAHAETDEADIR
                     ARFRTNHVQDDTVQAPNSKKSQKE"
     gene            complement(85342..86436)
                     /locus_tag="AP11_01525"
     CDS             86690..87226
                     /locus_tag="AP11_01526"
                     /inference="ab initio prediction:Prodigal:002006"
                     /codon_start=1
                     /transl_table=11
                     /product="hypothetical protein"
                     /translation="MESLVLHLLTWSDVINCKCSSFFAKFANFDEVVNWKIQMPQKHAD
                     LFAAMGARLTIARNEIGFSQAAMAEAIGVSPRAYHSYEKGQRGMPVEALVAMGERFEVD
                     VPWLLLGTKSIRAGHDFEALKHIESSLDQHLTDEGIRIKSEKRGAIVTRWYQSHVEGRE
                     VTDDDVHTWIELVRE"
     gene            86690..87226
                     /locus_tag="AP11_01526"
     CDS             87231..87527
                     /locus_tag="AP11_01527"
                     /inference="ab initio prediction:Prodigal:002006"
                     /codon_start=1
                     /transl_table=11
                     /product="hypothetical protein"
                     /translation="MNKASKRWNMLRHSVLERTRREVIEPFGPLYIILLGTSVFYLIGL
                     GQLSLAQQPAEYSVFAAILIFAIAAAGLALPFLTGAVLTLRAADRKLERLQRG"
     gene            87231..87527
                     /locus_tag="AP11_01527"
     CDS             87532..88431
                     /locus_tag="AP11_01528"
                     /inference="ab initio prediction:Prodigal:002006"
                     /codon_start=1
                     /transl_table=11
                     /product="hypothetical protein"
                     /translation="MAFGIFIHRSDSVYEDIPSERYQFPKQYLSRAQQCEGDWIVYLEP
                     SKVKETKGYFAVAKVQEIIPDPRKPEMFLAVIKPGTYLDFGDPVSFRDENSVIESGLLN
                     DQGKISGRAQAAVRTLSAEDFARIVERGLGRDEDILPRVGDSMQLPGFQDAQTPFRHMP
                     ARERVNQLTNRAVRDRNFRKNVLRAYGERCAITGLRLINGGGRAEVEAAHIRPVEHDGP
                     DIVSNGLALSGTAHWMFDRGLVGLADDVTILVSRQSNDIEAVTSMINSSGKILVPDRLA
                     NRPRAEFVTWHRENCFKH"
     gene            87532..88431
                     /locus_tag="AP11_01528"
     CDS             88903..89961
                     /locus_tag="AP11_01529"
                     /inference="ab initio prediction:Prodigal:002006"
                     /codon_start=1
                     /transl_table=11
                     /product="hypothetical protein"
                     /translation="MTKDNGKLTLTAGLVAGSLVIATSAFAEGEVVFSSWGGSFQDALR
                     ESMLDPAAKKLGLTIKEDTTNGIQDVRAQITAGAVAWDITEQALSDCARLKQEGALEPI
                     DYGVVSTDGMPSSLVDSEWVGMLTYSLVIGWQAEKFGENGPQSWADFWNTEAYPGTRAM
                     FNSVSHALEAALMADGVDPADVNTALRSEGGVDRAFAKLEEIAPDITVWYRGGSQAAQL
                     MADEEIDFIHIGNGRAEALNADAITVGYTWNQATTDADCLLVPKGAPNRENAMRVLNEM
                     LSAEAQARMAVAISYGPVNAHAFETGLISPELAAKNNAAPDNMKTQVVIDASFYVENFA
                     ELQERFDTLVQQ"
     gene            88903..89961
                     /locus_tag="AP11_01529"
     CDS             89972..90820
                     /gene="menH_1"
                     /locus_tag="AP11_01530"
                     /EC_number="4.2.99.20"
                     /inference="ab initio prediction:Prodigal:002006"
                     /inference="protein motif:HAMAP:MF_01660"
                     /codon_start=1
                     /transl_table=11
                     /product="2-succinyl-6-hydroxy-2,
                     4-cyclohexadiene-1-carboxylate synthase"
                     /translation="MRSSPSSDPAEPLNVLFVHGWACGWQDWSGVSPLLPDSAHIGLAK
                     LPGCPDAVPLGGAISLSDCAAHVIAQANDLGFDRFALVGHSMGARIAIELAATWPGRVS
                     HLLLLDGSNVPEDPEEAVARLAEQLAQLGQKGWAEAAVGGMMVNNLDPDQKRDIVNRAA
                     QYPADVLKAYYHAMAAWDRDKFVPAIDRLTCPVTILQSTSLDEHEVRRSATTHPASLWL
                     DALRARVPGAVIKLVPNTGHFIMYERPQLIADWVEETLQVNHGVHHEKPNQITREYQGR
                     N"
     gene            89972..90820
                     /locus_tag="AP11_01530"
                     /gene="menH_1"
     CDS             90822..91880
                     /locus_tag="AP11_01531"
                     /inference="ab initio prediction:Prodigal:002006"
                     /codon_start=1
                     /transl_table=11
                     /product="hypothetical protein"
                     /translation="MKKVERKLSLATSLVAGSLAMAAPAFAEGEVVFASWGGSFQDALR
                     SAMLEPAAGALNVTVKEDTTNGIQDVRAQITAGAVAWDVTEQDLPSCETLSREGSLEPI
                     DYSIVDTTGIPEELIHENYIGFINFTKVIAYRKDAFGDNGPSNWAEFWDLENFPGKRGM
                     HGKVNYNLEAALMADGVPMADIYDTLATDEGKARAWAKLGEIAPEVTVWYRGGSQSAQL
                     LRDGEVDVIHMGHNRVESVIASGIEVAYAFDGGTMDVDCLLVPKGAPNKDNAMRLINEL
                     LSAEAQARLAVTMPLGPVNTGAFDTGIISGEMAVKVNTHPDNYGKQLLVDPNFYIGQLG
                     ELTEEFDTLIQQ"
     gene            90822..91880
                     /locus_tag="AP11_01531"
     CDS             91937..93025
                     /gene="cysA_1"
                     /locus_tag="AP11_01532"
                     /EC_number="7.3.2.3"
                     /inference="ab initio prediction:Prodigal:002006"
                     /inference="similar to AA sequence:UniProtKB:P14788"
                     /codon_start=1
                     /transl_table=11
                     /product="Sulfate/thiosulfate import ATP-binding protein
                     CysA"
                     /db_xref="COG:COG1118"
                     /translation="MSSATQSLPIDISSLCKAYGSVKALDDVSLNIAAGEFLTLLGPSG
                     SGKTTLLMALAGFVRPDGGSIRFGEREMIATPPHKRGLGMVFQSYALFPFMTVAENVAY
                     PLKIRGVSKSDQKTRAERALDTVQLGGYGDRRITQLSGGQRQRVALARAMVFEPQIILM
                     DEPLSALDKKLREHMQIELKALHQKLDATIVYVTHDQREALTMSDRIAVVNHGRIEQVE
                     TPERLYRQPHSFFVADFIGESISAPVNVANNTAHLGERVLKSDLPIAPGSGGHRLVIRP
                     ELLEVTSGAVPETANDLSGRVDAIIYQGDSVLVIVQHDSAGQINVRVPANRAGQTGLPS
                     KGEKIGLALHPEDTIIVPENVS"
     gene            91937..93025
                     /locus_tag="AP11_01532"
                     /gene="cysA_1"
     CDS             93022..93924
                     /locus_tag="AP11_01533"
                     /inference="ab initio prediction:Prodigal:002006"
                     /codon_start=1
                     /transl_table=11
                     /product="hypothetical protein"
                     /translation="MSIAESFGAAQTLRNASTLKSEERRERLTFLGLSMPAVLAILIVV
                     FLPIFWLSSLSFYNAAGELSTENYARIFESALYRRTFVVTFQISIAVTVICVLLGYPLC
                     YWLTRMPNRTAAILMVFVLVPFWTSVLVRTYAWLVLLQRNGIINSSLMSLGIIEEPLQL
                     AHNLTGSIIGMVHIMLPFLVLPLYATMRNIDTDLVRAAVGLGSSPRGAFWRVFFPMSLP
                     GLFAGIVLVFILSLGFFVTPALLGGGRVQMLAQRIESTITVYSNWGAASALGVVLLLLA
                     LAMIWLMNRVFGLDKLFMR"
     gene            93022..93924
                     /locus_tag="AP11_01533"
     CDS             93935..94738
                     /gene="ydcV_2"
                     /locus_tag="AP11_01534"
                     /inference="ab initio prediction:Prodigal:002006"
                     /inference="similar to AA sequence:UniProtKB:P0AFR9"
                     /codon_start=1
                     /transl_table=11
                     /product="Inner membrane ABC transporter permease protein
                     YdcV"
                     /translation="MEQVGQRKIDGLWLTVVGIAVLFFLILPTLIVIPMSFSGASFLEF
                     PPTSFSFRWYTAYFTSAEWMSATKTSLIAAVLTTAIATPLGSLCAYGLHCSTPRIRNTA
                     QILVIMPIVVPVILIAVGVFSLYAKLGLNYTLTGIVIAHTALALPFVIVTVMSGLQNYD
                     FDQELAARSLGASRAYALWTITVPQVKFSIQTGAFLAFITSLDEVVISMLVSGGENATI
                     TRRMFNSLRDQLDPTIAAISTCLIFVSITALIGVQLIGRNKNADK"
     gene            93935..94738
                     /locus_tag="AP11_01534"
                     /gene="ydcV_2"
     CDS             complement(94747..95454)
                     /gene="kipR"
                     /locus_tag="AP11_01535"
                     /inference="ab initio prediction:Prodigal:002006"
                     /inference="similar to AA sequence:UniProtKB:P42968"
                     /codon_start=1
                     /transl_table=11
                     /product="HTH-type transcriptional regulator KipR"
                     /db_xref="COG:COG1414"
                     /translation="MPDKPRTPDTNGGVEAVERALRVLDSFEPGDAGLSLKEVADRSGV
                     NKATILRLSVSLEKFGHITRDAEGLFHLGPSLWRLGSVFRQNLRMGPIVRPVLANLVNA
                     TGESASFYVQRGNSGVCLYRVNSPRLARDHIQEGEIIPLSTGSSGRVLDAYSIGHGKKA
                     SSIRKAGYYLSLGERDPDVAGLSVPVLGPEGELLGAVSLSGLRVRFNETAVEGYRAAVL
                     DAARQIRAEIGVI"
     gene            complement(94747..95454)
                     /locus_tag="AP11_01535"
                     /gene="kipR"
     CDS             95540..96310
                     /gene="hutG"
                     /locus_tag="AP11_01536"
                     /EC_number="3.5.3.8"
                     /inference="ab initio prediction:Prodigal:002006"
                     /inference="protein motif:HAMAP:MF_00737"
                     /codon_start=1
                     /transl_table=11
                     /product="Formimidoylglutamase"
                     /translation="MHSAQKQMITTGYAGLPFGEISQCDAGSVGLLGVPSEVDSGPRSG
                     ASLAPDALRKMTGQLGTSLPVNGRDLGNLDLSGDWSGVLKQLVAQMVDRGIVPVVLGGA
                     SDVASAVLGALPDLPVVAAMPLARRDLTERPSNTIWVGLNGGQPADVWDQIAQRTMDWR
                     TARWLDEGHADFSDTPERAVLWIDISVVDLGHAAGAIGLNPGGMKPETLVSVIGAMSCR
                     WQAIVITGLAPARDTRGMSELAAIETLNAALRHG"
     gene            95540..96310
                     /locus_tag="AP11_01536"
                     /gene="hutG"
     CDS             96303..96977
                     /locus_tag="AP11_01537"
                     /inference="ab initio prediction:Prodigal:002006"
                     /codon_start=1
                     /transl_table=11
                     /product="hypothetical protein"
                     /translation="MGDAAQIQFDGIPSFLGMPVGDLEDLVPGQVAVAGYFCDNLDRPA
                     AEQRYLARQLRYASQPGKAPANAIDLGDVNVFPLEPDKHFSAVVSQCEAVLKTGARMVL
                     VGGDSSGLKALGIATQKVTGADVPVIQVTGGVAGQLSHAQPVILSVDLQELAGKWVSHP
                     RRLTGMSPAQMIAQIDTTPGNVTAAAVFGLAPALDDRGRTESCAALAILQAVTERLEKG
                     AG"
     gene            96303..96977
                     /locus_tag="AP11_01537"
     CDS             96977..97852
                     /gene="speB_3"
                     /locus_tag="AP11_01538"
                     /EC_number="3.5.3.11"
                     /inference="ab initio prediction:Prodigal:002006"
                     /inference="protein motif:HAMAP:MF_01418"
                     /codon_start=1
                     /transl_table=11
                     /product="Agmatinase"
                     /translation="MPLRSAPLPRMAGQLSFMRAQTKAIEDVRPGDLAVLGVPFEDTSA
                     PHAGQSLAPRALRETSVYFGWHANPQFSHPVDVDARQDISTDGLHERLCDLGDIAAGSE
                     DAIHAALKAATRQISRNGACAIILGGSDCLSKTVQSELPECQTVQLGGTPDDARDFHVS
                     PLPNGGGTTCSQNTAAQLAAFSRWRDVSKPLFVQFDLSVFETSLSALCDRPRLGGCDLD
                     TVVQWLSALGQHEVSAIMLTGLNPSRPGMGVVKVGQRLMVTALLAFIYARLGFGIDRPV
                     RPIPKENVLT"
     gene            96977..97852
                     /locus_tag="AP11_01538"
                     /gene="speB_3"
     CDS             97849..98838
                     /gene="gpuA"
                     /locus_tag="AP11_01539"
                     /EC_number="3.5.3.17"
                     /inference="ab initio prediction:Prodigal:002006"
                     /inference="similar to AA sequence:UniProtKB:Q9I6K2"
                     /codon_start=1
                     /transl_table=11
                     /product="Guanidinopropionase"
                     /db_xref="COG:COG0010"
                     /translation="MTAANTTFHPPLSQPGYRLFDGPLRDVAEVGPDKIGVVGMPSDWT
                     HSSRLGTRFGPEALRRATSLLQSLRPQGASFDPDTSRRTVPATDWLIDCGDAEITAQDV
                     DATTEAIAAMTETLTVAGAIPLALGGDHYNSFPACLGYSRGLTKRSPNARFGYIQIDGH
                     LDFSDRLGAWGSHNHATNARRISELPNIDVSNMVWIGITGWVDGGDLALIEEQGGRVFS
                     SGEVQKLGAAEVMRQALAHAMQGCDELYLSIDIDAMDAGYLPGTGSIVHSGITPRQYYD
                     LLDGLAEAPLGGLDIVEVSPPLDPSERTEFLAAEMLFRVLRRFRTRPV"
     gene            97849..98838
                     /locus_tag="AP11_01539"
                     /gene="gpuA"
     CDS             98847..99539
                     /locus_tag="AP11_01540"
                     /inference="ab initio prediction:Prodigal:002006"
                     /codon_start=1
                     /transl_table=11
                     /product="hypothetical protein"
                     /translation="MKYIGTRQLGGLSHAGQILAPATRPWITDLAALCPYEGLQPGNLP
                     EFERDPDWDNWALTDSPKDPTKRLNWHVFQQGGTRYLVADRMLMSRVSWQDLDDAGYVY
                     GTEVSIDGTTFRCRLLTGGDTPRNDPYQGATGPNEWDALVGGAAVSNAPQPDPANGAAP
                     LRPDHLTSPHNRLWNWFGAVSWTAEPVANRADGRVCRGYHGPTYFYVNTVDHRHEDIGW
                     RPVLEEVL"
     gene            98847..99539
                     /locus_tag="AP11_01540"
     CDS             99536..100981
                     /gene="aldHT"
                     /locus_tag="AP11_01541"
                     /EC_number="1.2.1.5"
                     /inference="ab initio prediction:Prodigal:002006"
                     /inference="similar to AA sequence:UniProtKB:P42329"
                     /codon_start=1
                     /transl_table=11
                     /product="Aldehyde dehydrogenase, thermostable"
                     /translation="MTADPFSNYIAGTWAAGSGAVPNINPSDLNDTIGDYAQASAAQTA
                     DAIEAAAAAFPKWRATSPLVRFEVLDRIGSEILARVDELGDMLAREEGKTLPEAKAEAH
                     RAGHLFKYFAAEAYRATGDAYQSLREGVSLKVLREPIGVVGVITPWNFPLAIPAWKIAP
                     ALAYGNTVVFKPAELVPGSAWMLSDIIARAGLPEGVFNLVMGKGREVGEAIVLHPKVSG
                     VTFTGSTPVGRNMGAALFARGAKMQLEMGGKNPLVVLDDADLDLAVHCAIQGSFFSTGQ
                     RCTASSRLIVEDGIHDQFVSAMTAAMKKLRIGDARAPDTDIGPVASADQLRIDLDYIAR
                     GQAEGAELISGDQITLNTPGHYLEPALFVGAEPQMDISRHEIFGPIAAVLRVPDYEAAL
                     ASANDCEFGLSAGIISRDAAKIDHFSQNAEAGMVQVNLPTAGMDFHAPFTGRKGSSYGA
                     PEKGSYCREFFTVAKVVHEGRGQ"
     gene            99536..100981
                     /locus_tag="AP11_01541"
                     /gene="aldHT"
ORIGIN
        1 caagacggcg cgcccttgaa ctgggcgaaa gactttgggc tcgagcttcg ctatcgccga
       61 aacctgtcca aaaaagcgtt ggtgaattcg actctcgatg agatgaaacg gatcggacag
      121 gcgtcccctg ttcgcgatca gttagaggtc tgcttcggtg ccgtcagcaa gggcgatcgt
      181 tatctcgcga tttcgcaggg tccgaaccgg gtcgggttct ggctgaacgg ccagaaagtc
      241 tgcacgatgt catatccggg catcaaacgc agcttcatgt cgatctttct gggtgaaaac
      301 acccagtccg ccgcgttcac gcgggcgctg aaagggcagt gatgctgtat ccgcgtgtca
      361 gcctctatgc gctgatgctt gctgcggcgg gaatcccgct ttacatccac ctgccgcgtt
      421 ttgctgccgt taatctgggc atcgggctgg gtgcaatcgg caccgtgcta ctggtgatcc
      481 gattgatcga tctggtgcag gatccgctga ttggatgggc gattgaccgc tggcccggcg
      541 cgcaggttct gtttgccgct gctgccgcgc tgggtcttgc aatcgggttt cccttgctgt
      601 tcggcctacc agacggagcc agtatcgccg tattagtatc tatactgctc ctgttattct
      661 cggcctacag cctcgggaca atcctgctgt atggccgcag tgcgacgctc gccaaacaga
      721 ccaatccgaa agagctgatg actttggccg ctttccggga gggagggcag ctgaccggtg
      781 tcgtcatcgc tgccgccgcg cctgccttgt tcgtggccct tggcagcggg gcacagggat
      841 atccggcttt tggattgttc ctgggcattt tgtccgtggt gacgttggcc gtgacattgc
      901 cgatgtggcg acgtgcaccg attaccgggc acggcctgtc cattgccggg cttggtcagg
      961 ctggcgcgct gcgcctgctt gcgctggcat tggtcaacag ccttcccgtc gccatcacct
     1021 cgaccctgtt tctattcttt gtcgaggacc ggctgcaact gcctggcaaa gccggacctc
     1081 tgctgatcct gttcttcctc agtgccggag taagtgtgcc gttctgggca aagcttagca
     1141 atcgaatcgg cccgaaacag actctgatta tcgccatgcc gctggccatt ctcggctttg
     1201 tcggagccgc ccttctggca cccggagatc tggccggttt cgccatcatc tgccttacct
     1261 cgggtgcagc cctcggggcg gatatggttg tgttgcctgc catgttttcg gtcgttctga
     1321 cccgggccgg gctgaacgcc tcggccgcgt tcggcatctg gtctttcgcg ggcaagctgg
     1381 ggctcgctct ggctgctttc ttcaccctgc cgttgttgga acgcagcgga ttcacaccgg
     1441 gacaggccaa ttcagccgag gcgttgaata cgctcaccct cgcctatgcg gtgttgccct
     1501 gcatcctgaa actcggagcg tttggcatgg ttctgacgct gccgaccgag gtctctgcca
     1561 aatgaaaatg cttctgatct gtctgcttgc tctttttgct ctgctggttg cgaaaacccg
     1621 gttcttcagc ttccgatcgc aatcgcccga cgactacagt gggaccgggc ctgaattttc
     1681 gctgcaagac aatctgaacg gagagcttct gtcagagggt ctgatctatg gccccggcgg
     1741 taagatgtcg aacagctttg tcgcgcgtat ggtaggcgag tggaacggaa ataccggtac
     1801 gctgaccgag tatttcacct attccaacgg caaacaaatg agccgcaagt ggtatctgac
     1861 attggatacc ggtaacagct tcatcgcaat ggccgacgac attgtaggcg aaggcaaggg
     1921 catgatctcg ggcgcgaccg tgaaactgac ctatcggatc atcctgcccg aggacgccgg
     1981 gggccacacc ttggatgtga ccgactggat gtacctgacc gagaacgggg cgatcatgaa
     2041 ccggtccgag atgcgcaaat tcggcatcaa ggtggccgaa ctgatcgcta cgatgcgccc
     2101 ggcccccgaa atggaatcga cccgtctgca tggtgcaaac ggacacgata cagattctga
     2161 attgaggttt ttgcaaggat cgcccgccgg aatctgaccg cggccactat ccttgcatgg
     2221 cttgctatat attcgactaa accaagcata ccaaagacgt tcctgccgat catcagtcga
     2281 accctgagga gttccctgta ggcaaaaccg tccccccaga accccgatgg tacggcgcgc
     2341 caaactcgta ccccctcagg aaatcatcag acatattcca gacgcgccgt gccagcttgg
     2401 tagcgtgatg agatgtccgg aatgtgtctg atagattaaa ctttgctgtt agaattcccc
     2461 gttcgctatt cccccatcgt gacacgcggg cgcacggtca caatcgatcc gggcagacac
     2521 aagggatact ccgcatctgt atcgtgcgtg gcaggctctg gggtcagaag tgcattgcga
     2581 cacgctgtga ccattgttcc agtgtctact tctcagcccg tcgcattgac ggcaaccagc
     2641 cccagagcct gatctgcatt tagatgaagt cggtgttatc gaggataact ccttcaacca
     2701 gaatggaatt gccattccac tcgaccagtg tatcaccgtc aatcactgtc agcgtcaggt
     2761 ctgcgaaact tggtgcattt tcaatctgga tcaggtctat cccatcgtcg aagcccctga
     2821 tttcattgtc atcaaacgcg tcaccacgga agatgattgt gtcgacgtca ccatcgttgt
     2881 cgagacgcgc aacatcattg cctccacgga acaccattgt atcattcccc gcgcctgctc
     2941 ggaaatagtc actctttgag ctgcggtcga tatagtcatc gtcataatcc gtcccgcgca
     3001 ggcgttcgat gctcacaaga gtatcaacgc ttccgaagcc atctgtcacg gtgccggatt
     3061 gcattcttgc gacgattccc gaagtgccgc caagatcgtc atcattgtga tagctaacct
     3121 cgtcacgtcc tttgcggccg ttaaaatagt cgttgccagc aaacccgatg aaatagttgt
     3181 cttcatctcc tccgtacatg acgtcacgga gcatggtacc ttcaacgcct tcgattttca
     3241 ccaatcggtc cgtttcgcca tcagggcctc ttacgtaatc cttgttcttc tttgccccca
     3301 gatcgacgcg aatgcctctt tccagcaatt cagggttcca aaatgtttct cggtaactga
     3361 cgacatcaaa acccgaaccg ccgtcatacc ggtctttccc gccaaggtcg gaaatatagt
     3421 catcaccagc cagagccttc acgaggtcat cgccagcacc tgacttcaaa tcatcccctg
     3481 accagtcagt gtccggacct ccggcgaaat tcgatccata atagacaccg tcataggcgg
     3541 tcacggccct ccacaactcc caaaggtccg gctcttcggc gtagtacccg gcgaaccagg
     3601 ccagatcgac ccttaggttc gtcgcttcca tcagcttgaa gccataatca ttgtagaagg
     3661 taatggaagt gatatagcca ccagaatatg tgccggagtc gaaccaacca ccgcgggttg
     3721 ttgccgaacc ggtttcatag ctatgccatt ccgcatcttc gatgcccaaa accgcagtgt
     3781 cccaatttcg ggtgcgatca taaccaaagc taccgctgtc atggacaaag cgaatacctt
     3841 cctgatcaat ctcgggcatg tagccgatgt catcaaggat cgcttcgcta aagtctgtgt
     3901 agcgatgaaa gccttggttg ccgtcaaacc atcgcacgtt gggcgtaaac cgacccgctg
     3961 aggcaccccc ctcattgtct tgcaacccgg tatacgtgat gctgcccggg ctactgaacg
     4021 tcacgatcga accaatgccg ttgttgctga tctctgttga aagatcggcc tcggacatgc
     4081 cgtcgaattc gatctctgca ctgtttccca aaccatcctc gaagatcagc aaggcgtcgc
     4141 catctccaga agaaccgact gtccaatcac ccgatgcgta ttcgtcaact tcaattgaat
     4201 cctcgccgaa tacaaattca tcgatggtgt agaaaaaatc tttgccagag aaacggaatg
     4261 cgtcgttccc gtcgccgccc ctgatgtaac cactgccatt tacgaaaatg aactcgtcat
     4321 cgccatcacg accgtcgaag aacacattgc tcttgccccc ggtattcata aacgtgtctg
     4381 aaaaattgga tccgcgaaaa ccctctatac ttctgaaact gtcgtaatcg cccgatccgt
     4441 cacgcaccaa tctattttca acgtcaataa ttacaccgtc gtttgcgccg aaacggtcgc
     4501 cccgatcata acggagaatg tcatatccgc ccttgccgtg aaaataatca cgcccttgga
     4561 gtccgataaa tacgttgtcc gcaccatctc cgacaaattc atcgtctcgg aaggtacccc
     4621 gaaaaaactc gatattcttt actgcgtcct ttttcccatc atatcccttc acgtaatctt
     4681 tgttcttctt cgcgctcaaa ttcacgctga taccgcgata ggcctggtta ggattccaga
     4741 atgcggcatc ataagttaat gtgtcaaaac cactgccacc gtcataataa tcttttccac
     4801 ctcgatcaga gatataatca tctccgccgc gtgttcttac gtcatccgac cctattccgg
     4861 ttgttacatc gtcatagacg ctcgatcccc ggaaattcat ccctcccgcg atcagcgcat
     4921 catacaaccc ccaaagtctt ggttcgacat tgtagtagaa gttgaacagt ggaagccgat
     4981 aatcaatatc tgtaatttgg gcgatcgtat tccccagatc atcaagatat gtaattgaat
     5041 cgattacgcc tgaggtgaac acatacccac catcaagcaa tgacgatccg cctgaatcag
     5101 gacctgttaa aacctctgtt tcaacggcgc cgctaaaccc gaaatttatt gtaaaggcat
     5161 cccgcgttgg atcgtaggta tttgctacgg tgtcgaattc aaaagtagcg ccggaagttg
     5221 acagcgcagt cagatcaaag tcccgaaatc gcccaacccg ataaaagccc tgattggtgt
     5281 cgaaatactg aaaagtcatt ttgcccccct taaatacgcc aaagcaaaga gggaacgggg
     5341 gcaaaaaagc cccaaatacc acaacccccc tttcccaatt acttaattgt gttcgagaat
     5401 tcttttctgt gtcaagagat ggcaggtttc taaaaaaggc aatgaaaata gtaatttgaa
     5461 gctcgaagca caaccaaagg aattgcgatc agaattccgc tcaactaata tctccgcaaa
     5521 cactctagtt ctttttgaga gtttttaatt gattcgcgtc aggtacataa tatccgcatt
     5581 cccggatcgg gtacctttga ttttcgcatg gtttgcgcaa agtctttgcc cggcgttgag
     5641 gttgcaggtt ctagacccgt tgatttacag ccagaaggcg gacacaaaca gaccttgtgg
     5701 caacttcaat tttcgcacca cgacaagtct ttgtttcatc taaaaagtgg tgagccgtgc
     5761 aggattcgaa cctgcgaccc actgattaaa agaacggcca gagccatttc tctgtatttc
     5821 tccagatttc gccacactga caaaaatgaa gcaaaaacag taatttaagt tgaccgtcgc
     5881 tgcgccttga attcatgact tactccagaa ttcgccgcca tttgcttccg tatagcttcc
     5941 ggaagcaggc cggaagcaag gagtgttctg gatatgttca aactgaccaa acgcgcagtt
     6001 gaggggcttt caattgaggc caaggagtac cttgtctggg accgagacat gcgcggcttt
     6061 gggctgcggg tctatccgtc tggcaagaag acctatctgg ttcagtaccg ggccggacgt
     6121 cggacgagac ggatcaccat cggccaacat ggcgttctga ccgccgagga agcgcggacg
     6181 caggcgaagc agcttctggg cgacgtggcg cgcggatcgg acccctccgc tgaaaaacaa
     6241 gccaaacggc gcgcaccaac cgtggcgggc ctctgtgatc ggttcctaga ggaatatgtc
     6301 gaccagcatt gcaagccgac caccgcgcgc gactatcaca gtgtcattcg ccggttcatc
     6361 cgtcccaaac ttggccccat cccgattgcc gaggtaaccc gcgccgatgt ggtggcgttt
     6421 caccacgggc tgcgggaaac cccctatcag gccaaccggg cggcagcgat gttatcaaag
     6481 ctgttcaata tggctgagga ttggggattg cggcaacccg gatcgaaccc cgcgcgccgg
     6541 atcaagaagt tccgagaaga agaaaagaag cgttacctgt tagacgagga acagatacgg
     6601 cttggtgaag tgctggcgga agcgctggaa gagggtacag agaccgttta cgtagtctcg
     6661 gcactcctgc tgctgatcta caccggatgc cgtctgagcg agattctgac gctgcgctgg
     6721 gactatgtaa cctcgcacca tctggaactg cctgacagca agaccgggcg tcgtcgcatt
     6781 cctctaccaa gggaagctta tgacatcctg atggaccttc cccgtctgcc ggggaacccc
     6841 tacgtaatat taggcgagtc cgatactgga ccactcaaca atctgcaaaa gccatggcgg
     6901 cgtatacgta aggcggcggg tttggaagat gtccgcattc acgacttacg gcacacctat
     6961 gcctccgtcg ccatgaaaga cgggatcgac ccgttcacgc taaaagagat tatgggccat
     7021 aagaacctga caacaacttt gcgttatgcg cacctcgccg atgatgctgt tcagcgcgca
     7081 gcggggtcgg ttgccgcccg tctggcacgt gccgtgcgca aggatgaacg ggtcaccgct
     7141 ttgcgggtcg tccagtagct acctagttac ttatacgtta cataggccct atgtaggcgc
     7201 taatttgtta agtaactaaa gggcgatact ccctacgtaa tatatacata gagaaagatt
     7261 ggcgctgcct ctttgaatgt tctcggcatt cccaagtggc gtttctacgt atacgaatca
     7321 cactgagcaa taagccatgc gcggagctga gattgtggca gaagatattg agggcggtct
     7381 gaccttgcgg gaagaaatag accgcaacct atccggtgaa ctggtagaca ggatgcgcaa
     7441 tcttatcgag gcggggcgag acgaggctct ttaccgagaa cggcttgttc acatcctgac
     7501 acgatatcaa agttatctca caaacgcgcc taaagtgatg cgcattgagc ggcgtaagca
     7561 actaaccact ctgcatgaca aagcacgggg ctttctggct gccttgagtg ctttgcatcc
     7621 cgaagtcagg caatctcttg agagtgtctt agattcccaa gcattggacg acagatggca
     7681 gagtttcggt gcttttgacc tcgaacaacc gcttccggaa gatgataaaa gcttggaccg
     7741 tgcgcaatca gcggcaagca aaatcgttga agcgtcccgt gccgagttgg acttattgga
     7801 cgaaaccaaa ggcgctaaga aaggcagcgc caaccctgcg cttgaccagc tgttgattga
     7861 cttggctgcg ctctatgaaa cggaaaccga ccactccgct gcctcacatt gctatcgaga
     7921 cgagacatcg aaagacgagt ttggcggtaa attcttcaac atggctaaag ccattctgga
     7981 tacctacgca ccgaagagct acggcacacc tgtcgcactc ggcaaccgta ttaatcgcgc
     8041 cctaaaagac acctaaactt tcacatcaca taggatcgaa tttgaaacct atgagatgtt
     8101 accgattgat tcgagaacgc tgcaatctgc ctttaacgaa attcaaaaca gtgaggccaa
     8161 gatgcacaca caatctaacc cagactactt tgatcacctg atcgatgaga aagcggctgc
     8221 agactatctg tgctattcag tccgcgcttt gcaaaactgg cgtgtgcgtg gtggtggacc
     8281 gctcttcatc aaagtgtctg gccgctctgt ccgctacacg cgtggcgatc tgcaaagatg
     8341 gattgctgaa aagcgggtcg ccaataccag cgccgcacct tcctgatatt cgagttttgc
     8401 ccgctcagag ttggcagcgc tgagcgggat tttggggccg gatggctctc aggggcgcgg
     8461 ggtgtcgcca cctcgtgccc tttctgtgcc tgccaaacgg ttcaaacaag gagttcacca
     8521 tgacacagca acccgcgttc aaattcaaaa tcgggctcat caccgcgaca atctgggaca
     8581 atgacggctt cttttccgtc gacatctcgc ggtcctacaa gaccgcagag ggcgattggc
     8641 gcaccaccag cgccttttct cataatgacc tgctcaacgt tgccaaatgc gcggaacgtg
     8701 cagaaaactg gatttcacgc aagcaagcag cagcagccag ccaatgatat ccgccgggcg
     8761 tccagcccgg ccccaaaaca atagctgccc cgccggaggc actatcgaag ggcgcgtagc
     8821 gcccgtccct tttcccaacc tcaaccagat cgcgcggcat tcgccgaaag aggggggtga
     8881 ttgtagcacc cccctctgga aataccggaa cccaaggaac cccaataatg caagttgttc
     8941 atcgtggatt cgacactatc gcactttcta ttcaagcaaa tatctctcag gagcttttcg
     9001 atttgttgag cacagaacgt gagagagccg aggaagaacg gcatccggtt cccttcaact
     9061 atggcggcgc ggaatttgat ttgttgcccc acggtggcaa cggatatcgc tttatcctca
     9121 aaggcgggcc tctggacgtc acttggttct tcaagaagcc aaatgcgcgg gacccgtggg
     9181 gcattcgggt gtcggttggt tcaacactgc tggcgacgca cggcctcggg tacgcgcggt
     9241 cctatattga taagatccta gcaaggctgg gaatccggtt tgaatcgcac caagtcagca
     9301 tcggtcgcgc ggatttctgt attgatattc tggcaccaga gtttgaactg gttccggaaa
     9361 acttcgttat tcacagccac accaaccgcg ccgactatct taccactcaa gacgacatgc
     9421 gcagtaatgg taaatctggt cagtttacat cagttacggt cggcaaaatg ccgggacggc
     9481 aggtcatcat ttatgacaag cgtcgcgaag taattgataa gaaaaaaccg atctggtggg
     9541 atatctggaa cgcaaacctt gagcgggatg atttgccgcc actggaccac tcagatgcgt
     9601 cgcagagccg agtgtggcgt attgaggtgc gcgccggaaa agacttgctt aaggatcgtt
     9661 ggcagatcag gacatggcct taattcgacg ccatgttcgg cgatgtcatt tccgaggcct
     9721 tgcagaagat acgctactgt gagcctgatc ctgatgacag taatcgcgcc cgatggtcca
     9781 atcatgaaat ttgggacttg gttgctggat cgtcggagga tgacttgcag gaaatgcgca
     9841 gccacatcga cgcaaccaaa attaagcacg tacatcgcgc cgagcaaatt aggttgatat
     9901 cggcgcaaat tgctggcctt gggatcacgc tggccgcgct ggaagatact caggaaagtg
     9961 agttgagcaa tttcatggat agtgttggag gcaggctcgc agagagcgta aaggctaatc
    10021 ctgagcgcgc cgcaaacaag ctgcatgaag ccaagaacag atatcggttc attgcgtaga
    10081 ccgcagacga gcacctgcct tcttttgtgc agtatccgtt tgggcaattt gagccctgag
    10141 ccgccattgc cgtcccgtcg agatgctccg ggtgcagtcg gcaagtcaca gccccaagct
    10201 ccataatcaa gacattcaaa gtatcgtatt tgtttgcgtt tttttcgtcc caagaacttt
    10261 tcaagatcta ccgcgcggca cccattacta gctcaagtga ggcgcgcgaa ctgttagatt
    10321 gattataaca ctgcccccaa ctcttaaatc tgacagcggg ccattcttcg ggaaaagtac
    10381 ctaaaagacg cgaaaaccta gaactattga cccaaatgac gagtacagct tagcctgcca
    10441 gaagttaatt agtgctgttt ggagaacgtg gtatgagtat gacggactat ttcttgaatg
    10501 aagattttaa cgacggcgtt ctcaacggag agccttggac ttatcgcaat gatgtagaag
    10561 aaacgtcagg ttacttgctt ctcacgatgt ccgcgactga tcaacgcgcc aatgcgattg
    10621 tgacatttcc tgagagtttg tttgaagctt cgattaacta cgatcttttc atgcactcga
    10681 ccggatcaaa ttttctcggc gaaaatagca tgtacttcac gactgctgat ggcgaattca
    10741 ttgaggtgcg attttataca tcgagctcca ctcatggccc agactatggt tacgatccaa
    10801 acaactacga tctacctaag ctatcaatat tctacccaga tggctcgcgc gacgacattt
    10861 attcaaccgg ggcaaatact tcgacttttt ttgatacgtg gaccgaagta acaatcaact
    10921 ttgactcttc cagtggatct atatctgtcg acatggagtc tgacggcctt gtcgatatta
    10981 gcttttccaa cgcagaactc gtcggtgcca ctctggatca atatacgctt ggcacatatg
    11041 gctggtacac tggccactat tcgagagtgg ataatttctc cgttgaagga agcacacagc
    11101 catctcagaa cacgctagtt ttctttgatg gcttcgaccg ctccgatagc gagacggtcg
    11161 gaaatggctg ggtcgaggta catgaaacgc agcccagcga aactgcattt ggttcttcca
    11221 cactcagtat tgctgggggt aatttagcgt tcaactacga tgccgaaggc aacctgccac
    11281 ttcccagtga tcttctacaa ccgtatatga cacaggatct gcctaccgac ctcggagaga
    11341 caggtttcga aattcaattc acttttacac caggtgacga tgaacgcgtc agccactttg
    11401 taggtgtagc agactcgagt tccggacaat atctagcgga agtcattggg ccaacattct
    11461 acattccagg ctccggcttc ggtatagaac tgtatcgctc agacgatacg actttgaact
    11521 cgggttttac cctttatcgg ttcgatgaag accacaactt cgaattcgac aatttcctga
    11581 gccaagaaat agtcctcact agggaattca cttcatttca attcgaacaa gaagatcaga
    11641 tcgacgtatc ctttcaggtc acaactgaag gcgcttggac tgttaacatc tcaaacgggg
    11701 caatcacaga cacattcacc ggcgtaacag atgcgctcac agaaaccttt gatcaagtgg
    11761 tgatgtcatc catttatgcg ggcctctacg gcatagacgg ctctattatc tacgacgcaa
    11821 atcaaaccga gatcgtaagg tttgacgatt tggcagttta cgcgttgggt gatgccgagc
    11881 cacctgaacc agaagtcgaa gggttcgagt tttcgttcac taacgtctcg atgcttgcgg
    11941 catcgtcata tcatttgttg gataactcga ctgaggatcc ttcgttcaat caatacaatg
    12001 cggatggaga agacgcgttt gactacttgt tcggtaacaa cggccaaact gatctcgaac
    12061 ttgtaacctc ttctgaaatg agctctctcg acgctgacgg tttttttgtc aaccggcacg
    12121 ctgcggcgat ggtggcgcgg actggagaca ccttggtatt gtcttttcgt ggtaccaacg
    12181 acgttgaatt cctgggaaat ttcttagcaa acgaaatctg gaacgatgta tcggaaggtg
    12241 tacggaacgc cagagcagac acgatagcct attttgaggt attaagtgaa ctagcaagag
    12301 gaaaccccgg aaatgctttg cagggcgtac ttgatcgtgc agtagaccga ataacttcta
    12361 gaattctcga tggagcggac gaaccgctcc cacctgacgt ttcagattgg tttgatatgc
    12421 aaagccactg gaacctattc gctgagttct ttttcgatct agagaactat gttgcatcta
    12481 atcctgagat atcgaaaatt ttcgttacgg gtcatagctt gggggccgcc atggcgaatg
    12541 ccttcatgct agccaaccct gaaggtgtcg attatgctgg tcgctcaata gaattcgaaa
    12601 gtgtaacatt tgctacgccc ggagtagata gtggtttaca cgatgtacta ggactttctt
    12661 tcccacccga acccaataac gaagacgggc gtgttacgaa ctttattcat accggtgaca
    12721 taatcaattt atcaacgtca cggctggctg attttttgaa tcgaaatacc gcatacgtag
    12781 gtgaattgaa gcctcttgat ctccagtgga gaggcgatgc agatgtgcag cctgaattta
    12841 ttgaggagca cagtatttta gcctacctag caagctccac cgttttggat gaagcaggct
    12901 tttccctgtc cgattttcaa attggtggcg cggagattga catgctctcg aatgccgctt
    12961 tgcgtatgag agattatggt gattctgttg gcggggactt agaaagcact ggtttcatcc
    13021 tgacaactag agataacgat gcatatgtag ccacggctgg agatgatttt ataagaattc
    13081 aaagccgcac tgctacagtt ggcctagaag gcaatgactt ctttgtcttc gtagatacaa
    13141 atgaatttga ctccaccggt gcgggtgtga ttttgagacc ggaggatggt atcgatacac
    13201 tttctggatt tgacccgaac aggcattata ttgccctcac aggatactcg gattcgtcgt
    13261 acgaccctcg aacggtcgat ggcgatctcg aactagactt tcatttcggc ggaagagtta
    13321 ttctaagtga cttaggaaat attgatgata ctgtaattaa catcattaca cttgatagcg
    13381 ataacttttc gtttgtttag cgcttgtcct gactttcgat gcttgactag ctttgcctac
    13441 tcaggtcctt gagaagatcc aggcgggtgg ttggcttcct attctgtgtt ttatgaaaat
    13501 tcatcggttg cgaatcatca ataggcatcg cctctacgag aggctaactt agaaagtcga
    13561 tttttatagg agaagccagg ccttctccca tttcgcaaca ataaatagac tctccatccg
    13621 acttttgtag acctatgagc gcactcaaga acgccatccg actgtaacca aatggaaaac
    13681 ctccagtcac tcatacagtg ttgaaaatat gttaccttaa ccgttctagc gctcactgcg
    13741 gcgcgtagtt atcgtcaatg cgccacccgt gaagcactga ccaaatcaat aggctcactt
    13801 ggcgcataaa ccgggcgcgg atttccgctt gctgcgcatt tctgccacaa gaggccaccg
    13861 atctcgcact tgcagagaat ggccgcttgg tggccaaaat agcttgaccc ccaatggctc
    13921 tatcccttgt tcgaagtcgg ctgttgcatt ctttttcgat tctcgaagcg ctctattcgg
    13981 agacgcgcga catccaaagc ctcgttattg ggacaaagtt cagggaaatt gtaatagccc
    14041 gatcctttaa acagcagata ggcggcagcg tcatagacca ttgcggccca cttttcgtca
    14101 tcaaatgcac ccaggcttat tgtgcctatg tcgcccttga tctgacctct ccagtaggtc
    14161 gaaccattct tacgcttagc cttgatcaca cctttgtatt gcgaggacgt gttcttcttg
    14221 ggctttcggt tacgcataac cgactggcga ccaactcggt cagtcagatt tgacaatcga
    14281 cagtcgaaac tgagcttgtt tttgaatgat acttgtttga agtcagtaac tgttttttct
    14341 ggatgcgcca atgataacac aagccgctgc aaagagatgc gttggccttt gatatccgca
    14401 accacataca tgtgctcttc acgtgatatc actgcaaacc aattgtattt cgtcacttga
    14461 ttgacgaatt tcctatccac cagcgcgaca agattgcggc tagtcggaac caaggaaatc
    14521 tcttctggtt ccaatgtgtc cgccaatgcg agaatggacc tacgggtacg atcaataaaa
    14581 tcagtcatgg cagcttcaaa tcgtattcag gattaaaccg gcccttggat agggtgttca
    14641 gttcaatctt ccacgaggct ctgtaaagcc tctaccatgc aatcacatct gatgctggac
    14701 ctgtaactca actgcaacgt aatatttctt ggtcacagtg cttccgtatt gcttccggca
    14761 caccatcagc aaagaacaaa ggttcgcgaa ctgcctctta agccattgct ttaattcgaa
    14821 aaagtggtga gccgtgcagg attcgaacct gcgacccact gattaaaagt cagttgctct
    14881 accaactgag ctaacggccc actcttttgt ctggatcttt atgatccgtg gcgctctgta
    14941 aggcattttc ccgatcgggt tcaagacctt attttgcacc gcgtttcgcc gtcttcccat
    15001 acaggatcgg cgacccgata ggcggcctaa ttaggcaggt gatgcagggg ggtcaacccc
    15061 ttttttcagg aatcttcacg acagggtgga ttcgccttca gaccaaggtt atatgcccgc
    15121 catgcaacga tcaaacgaca ccggattgcc cttcatgaag atgcacgggc tgggcaatga
    15181 ctttgtcatt gtggatgcgc gcgcgcaggc agtgtcgatt actccggcac aggcatcggg
    15241 aatcggccat cgtcaattcg gtgtcgggtt cgatcagctg gcggtgatcg acagcagcga
    15301 caatgcggat gcgcatctga ttttttataa tgccgacggg tcgacctcgg ccgcatgtgg
    15361 gaatgccacc cgctgtattg cccggttcct gatcgagaag actggcaaat ccagcctgac
    15421 actgaccacc gaacgtggaa cgctgctcgc ccgggacgcc ggtaacggcc tgacggcggt
    15481 caatatgggg catccacaaa ccgactggca ggacattccg ctggccgagg atgtggacac
    15541 gctggaactg ccggtcgaag gcgggccgac cgctacgggc atgggaaacc cgcattgcac
    15601 gttctttgtc gaagatgccg aagccatccc cctggccgaa tttggcgcgc gatacgaaca
    15661 tcacccgctg taccctcagc gtacaaatgt gcaggtcgcg caggtgatcg ggccggacca
    15721 catccgtatg cgcgtctggg agcgcggcgt cgggatcacg ctcgcctcgg gatcgtcttc
    15781 ctgcgccact gcggtggcgg cagcgcggcg cggtctgacc ggacggaagg tgcagatcga
    15841 tctggatggc ggtacaatct ggattgactg gcgcgaggat ggtgtctgga tgaccggacc
    15901 cacggcccat gtcttctcgg gcactttgac gccggatttt ctgaggtcgc tgggatgagt
    15961 ccgcccaagt ttaccactct tggctgccga ctgaacgcct atgaaaccga ggcaatgaaa
    16021 gagctgtcgc agcaggccgg gctgacggat gccgtgatcg tcaacacatg cgcggtgacc
    16081 gccgaggccg ttcgcaaagc ccggcaggag attcgcaagc tgcggcgcga aaaccccaag
    16141 gcacgcctga tcgtcaccgg ttgcgccgca cagaccgagc ctcagacctt tgctgaaatg
    16201 gatgaggtcg atgcagtgat cggcaacacc gaaaagatgc agcccgaaac ctggaaagga
    16261 atggctgccg acttcatcgg tgagaccgag gcggtacaag tcgacgatat catgtcggtc
    16321 accgaaaccg caggccatct gatcgacggt ttcggcaccc gctcgcgcgc gtatgtgcag
    16381 gtccagaatg gctgcgatca ccgctgcacg ttctgcatca tcccctatgg acgcggcaac
    16441 tcgcgcagtg tcccggcggg cgtggtggtg gatcagatca aacggctggt ggatcgcggg
    16501 tataacgaag tggttctgac cggagtggac ctgacctcgt ggggcgcaga cctgcccgct
    16561 gggccaaagc tgggcgatct ggtgatgcgt atcctgaagc tggtgccgga cctgccacgc
    16621 ctgcgcatca gctcgatcga ctcgatcgag gtggacgaga acctgatgca ggccatcgca
    16681 accgagccac gcctgatgcc gcatctgcat ctgtcgctgc agcatggcga cgacctgatc
    16741 ctgaaacgga tgaaacgccg ccacctgcgc gacgacgcca tccactttac agaagaggcg
    16801 cgcaagctgc ggcccgaaat gacattcggg gccgatatca tcgcgggatt cccgaccgag
    16861 tcagcggcgc atttcgaaaa ctcgctaaag ctggttaccg attgcaacct gacttggctg
    16921 catgtcttcc cctattccaa gcgcgagggc acgcctgctg cacgcatccc gcagcaggtg
    16981 aatggcaatg tgatcaaaga ccgcgccgcg cgtttgcgtg ccgcgggcga agtgcaggtc
    17041 tcaaaacacc tggccgcgca gatcggtaag acccatcaca tcctgatgga gaacccccac
    17101 atgggccgga ccgagcaatt tgccgaggtt acattcgaca ccgctcagac cgagggtcag
    17161 attgtgcagg ccgaaatatc cggtcaaacc ggcacgcaac tgacagcctg acggcctgcg
    17221 ttagttcgct gcggcggcca cggctgcagt gtcgtagaac tcttcatatt cgcagaccaa
    17281 accatcgcgg aagcggcaga tcaccacgac tggtgtttcc acacgttttc ccgtggtttt
    17341 gtgggtccag gccgttgtgc cgataccagc aaccctgtcg ccttcggaaa tcgtatcttg
    17401 cagagtccaa tgctgcatct cgaacgcatc ggtcagcgct ttcagatagg cgtgcatttc
    17461 ggctctgcca tgccgggtgc aactgaattc cagcccgtat tttccgcgcc cgatcgagca
    17521 taggcggaga tcatcggtgg tatattgatc ccacatcgac aaatccgccc ccttcgacgc
    17581 attccaagcc gtatacgcct cacgcagttt ggcagcatgt gtctgagcag tcatgaaaat
    17641 ccctcccaat atcacttgtt gaaaatggcg gaccgaaaca gaaacgcggt cccggtcagg
    17701 ctgaatgata acactcgaca tcataaaaca gaaaaacccg gcgcgggacg ccgggttttt
    17761 gcagatttca gattgaggta gcgggtcaga cggacttctt gcctttgacc ggtgcccaca
    17821 ggcgtttgtt caccagatac agcaggacag acaggaccga caggaacaga acaccaacga
    17881 aaccggcgtt tttgcgctcc atcattttcg gctcagcagt ccacatcagg aaggctgcaa
    17941 tatcctcgga catggcttca accgtgttgg catgaccatc ggcaaactca acctgttcat
    18001 ccgccagcgg cggtgccatc gaaatccagc caccggggaa ggcggtgttt tcatacaggg
    18061 ttgcgcccgc ttcggtcttt tctttaccgg tatagccgtc cagcagcgat gcgatgtatt
    18121 ccgcaccacc catacctttg accaactggt tgatccccag accatacggg ccgtggaacc
    18181 cggcgcgggc cttggccatc aggctcagat ccggtgcgcc gacaccgtcg ttgaccggga
    18241 agtggtcggt cggaatggcc gggcggaaat cgtccagctc agggtcgaac acttcgaaat
    18301 tatcggccgc atatacgatg acctgctctt ccgagtagcc cagcgcttca agatcgcgca
    18361 gaggcacata tctcaggccg tggcaggccg cgcagacttc ggtatagatc tgaagaccgc
    18421 gctgcagctg gttttgatcc caggtgccaa aggggccttc gaacgaaaag tcgaaatcct
    18481 cgatatgctg ctcgccgccg cctgctgcga aggacgcagc agggataagg gccagggcaa
    18541 acgcggcacc gattgcaagt ttcttgaaca tgtttccggt ccctcttctt actcggccgg
    18601 cgtggcgtcg gcgtcagcct tgccataatg cgcgttgaag tcttcttcga tggtctctgg
    18661 ttgggcatcg ggtttttcga tgacacccag gatcggcagg atcacgaaga aataggcgaa
    18721 ccagtaggcc gaagcgatca gcgagaaggt cgcgtaaggc tcttccgcgg gcatcgcacc
    18781 cagccacatc agggcaaaga agtcgatgat cagcagatag aaccaccact tgaacatggg
    18841 gcggtacttg cccgaacgca cgctcgaggt atccagccag ggggctagag ccatggccag
    18901 gatcgcaccg aacattgcca ccacaccaaa gaacttggcg tcgacaatgc cgccggtgat
    18961 gaagctggcg aactgaacaa cccagacctc gccggtgaag gcgcgcagga tcgcgtagaa
    19021 cggcaggaaa taccattcgg gtacgatatg tgcgggcgta accagcgggt tggcttcgat
    19081 gtagttgtcc gggtgaccca gatagttcgg catgaagccg acaaccgccc agaacacgac
    19141 cagaatgaca accagcgcga acaggtcctt gatcacgaaa tagggccaga acggcagcgt
    19201 gtctttctcg gcctcggctt tcgaaccgcg gcgaacctca acacccgtgg ggttgttgtt
    19261 gccggtggtg tggaaggccc agatgtgcac gatcaccagc gccgcaatca cgaagggcag
    19321 caggtagtgc agcgagaaga agcggttcag cgtggcgttg tccaccgccg gtccgcccag
    19381 cagccaggtc tggatcgcgt cgcccacaaa ggggatcgcg ccaaacaggc cggtgatcac
    19441 ggttgcaccc cagaaggaca tctgacccca gggcagaacg tagcccatga aggcggtgcc
    19501 catcatcatc aggtagatca gcataccaat gatccacgtg atctcacgcg gggctttgta
    19561 cgagccgtag aacaggccac ggaagatgtg gatatagact gctacaaaga acagcgaagc
    19621 gccgttcatg tgcagatatc gcagcatata gccgccgttc acgttgcgca tgatgtgctc
    19681 gatgctggca aaggccagat cgacgtgcgg ggtatagtgc atcaccagaa cgataccggt
    19741 gacgatttgc agcgccaggc agaatgccag gacgatgccc cagatccacc accagttcag
    19801 gttcttgggg gtcgggatca tgagggtgtc atacagcagg ccgacgatgg gcaagcggct
    19861 gttcagccac ttctcgccgt ttgtcttcgg ctcgtagtga tcgtggggaa ttccggacat
    19921 aagttgggtc tcccttagcc gagtttgatg gttgttgcgt cgacccactc agcaggcgga
    19981 acaggcaggt tttcaggcgc gggacccttg cggatccggc cagccagatc atagtgcgag
    20041 ccgtggcagg ggcagaacca gccaccaaag tcaccggcat cacccagagg cacacagccc
    20101 aggtgcgtac agacgcccat ctgaacgatc catgcacccg gcgcttcgcc ttcaggcgac
    20161 ggcatcaccc ggttggcgtc ggtcgccggt gcgtcagggt tcaggttgaa gttgcgcgcc
    20221 agcggatccg gcagggcatc aacgccgtcg gcgtcctgct cctgtgcttc ctggatctcg
    20281 gcaccggtgc ggtgacggat aaagacgggt ttacccagcc atttgacggt cagctgtgtg
    20341 cccggctcaa ccccgctgac gtcggttcgg atcgaggaca gggcttgaac gtccgccgac
    20401 gggttcatct ggttgatcag gggccatacg gctgcaccgg cagtcacgac acctgcgccg
    20461 ccagcgacgt aatacaggaa atctctgcgg gtgccttcgt ggtcttctgc gtgggacacg
    20521 aggttttctc cgattgtctg gcgcccgcgg acgggcaaat agctcgcgca ccgcacgaat
    20581 gcggcgtctt aaccgcgctg tctatcgggg agattagtgt tcgtctagcg gtcataaacg
    20641 cgcaatacgc cgcatctggg ttttttatca cagggcatct gacttttttg atgtttcagc
    20701 gccacatctt ttcgcaagcc gccgattcga aagggtttga ttcgcccgcg atctccgatt
    20761 tcgggcagaa tcgatggcgc gctgcacccc catctcttga ttggtgcaga atcgtgcaag
    20821 gtgtcacgtt cagattcggc tttgttcccg tgcaaatgac aggtttgaga tagaccattt
    20881 attctgcaca caaccaatcc gtttcctgtt gcacttatta cgcgaatgcc ggacatccga
    20941 ccccgcgcga acgccgatca ggagacccca atgtcaaagc cccccttggc cgccgttctg
    21001 ttaacgattg cattgaccac tcaggtcgcc gccgccggtg atccggcgac aggcgaaaaa
    21061 ctttataacc gctgctcttc ctgccacgcg atcatcaaag atggtgaggt tctggtaaaa
    21121 ggcggcatca ccggaccgaa tctctatgga gtcgtgggcc gcgttgccgg atccgagaac
    21181 gactatcgct atggcagcga acgcctgccc atcggcatgt tcaccgatga catgatccgc
    21241 gccggcgaag aaggccttgt ctggaccgaa gacaatatcg ccgcctattc caaggatccc
    21301 atccggttca ttcaagatta tctggatgac gagtccgcac gcccgaacat gagcgtcaaa
    21361 ctgaagaaag gcgccgaaga catcgccgcc tacctagcaa ccttcagtcc ccagtgacct
    21421 tgatcaccgg cgctggctac gccttgtgca ttaaggcggc cagctgcccg gtttcgctgc
    21481 cgaacccgtc cgccacgtga ctagcggcgg cggcccgcac ggcctcagct ttgttctgac
    21541 ccagcttcca ggtgccctga agatcgtcca cctgcatccg gcagggcaca atcatccgca
    21601 acatcttggc caaagcttcc gtggacattt tatcggtgac ccatgggggc ttgggcaaca
    21661 ggcgccgctc atagaatgcc gactggcgct gcagcaaatc caacagatcg tcctgcgggc
    21721 acagctccag aaccccgctc agatgaacgg ccacgtagtt ccaggtcggt acctgatctt
    21781 cgatgtcata ccagtccggc gagatgtacc catccggtcc ctgcaccgcg atcttcgctt
    21841 gctgcgggtc acgcagcgcc cgcacgatgg gattcgaacg caccagatgc agctcggcca
    21901 cagttccgtc ttcggacaac agaaacggca catggctcaa taacggagca ccgccggtag
    21961 acaccgccag aacgccaaaa gcccgatccc gggcgaattc gatatggcgc gcacgatctt
    22021 cggcgcgaaa catgggattg gggtgcatga cgatcctcct gtcaatcctc ttgcagaggc
    22081 agacgcttct tggcaaggtc cgcctcgttc tcagggcggg gtggaattcc ccaccggcgg
    22141 tatgcgggca tcgacccgta agcccgcgag cggccccgca gtgtccacga tccgaaaagt
    22201 gggaaccggt tttcggacaa attgtggaac caccaaaggg tgacaagcag atctggtgag
    22261 aagccagagc cgacggttac agtccggatg aaagagaacg cgcagacgtg ccggtgatgc
    22321 ggcgcgactg ctcgtgatcg ccttgggtga cgtgtctgta aactcaggag atcactatga
    22381 cacacacccg ctttgctttt atcaaggcca actggcattc cgatatcgtc gatcgcgcac
    22441 ttgagggatt tctacaactc atccctgccg agcaggtcga tgtcttcgac gcccccggcg
    22501 cgttcgagat gccgctactg gcccgcgatc tggcccaaac cggccaatac gccgccatcg
    22561 cctgcgccgc ctttgtcgtt gatggcggca tctatcgcca cgatttcgtc gcccaagctg
    22621 tggtcgacgg cctgatgcgc gccgggctgg acagcggcgt tccggtcctg tcggtctcac
    22681 tgaccccaca tcagtatcag gaaaccgacc accacaacgc catctaccga gtgcatttcg
    22741 tcaaaaaagg ccgtgaggcc gcgcaagccg cgctttcgat caccaaaacc cgccagtccc
    22801 tgaaggccgg gctctgatcc gcttcatctg gccaaaaata tctccggggt gaattgagcc
    22861 ataggctcaa gagggggctg gccccctccc ccgcttcacc gaaatccgct tgaggccaag
    22921 ccccgcgccc gctaatcacg atccgcaaag gagcacgccc catgtcgatg aacagctttg
    22981 gacacctctt ccgcgttacc acctggggtg aaagccacgg tcccgccttg ggcgcgaccg
    23041 ttgatggctg cccgccgggg gttgaaatcg acgaaagcat gatccagcgc tggctggaca
    23101 agcgcaaacc ggggcagaac aagttcacca cccagcggcg cgaacccgat caggtgaaaa
    23161 tcctgtccgg cgtgttcgaa ggccagacca ccggtacgcc cgtccaactg atgatcgaaa
    23221 acaccgatca gcgctcgaaa gactacggcg atatcatgga caagttccgt ccgggtcacg
    23281 ccgatatcac ctattggcag aaatacggca tccgcgatta tcgcggcggc gggcgcagtt
    23341 cggcccgtga aaccgcgtca cgggtggctg ctggcggtct ggcgcgagag gcgatcaaac
    23401 agatcgcgcc caacgtgcag atcaccggct acatgaccca gatcggcccg cacaagatcg
    23461 accgcagcaa tttcgactgg tctcagatcg aacagaaccc gttctggacg cccgacgcgc
    23521 aggccgcgca ggactgggcc gcctatctgg acgaactgcg caaatccggc aactcggtcg
    23581 gcgcagtggt cgaggttgtc gcgcgcggcg ttcccgccgg gctgggagcc ccggtttacg
    23641 ccaagttaga cactgatctg gccgccgcga tgatgtcgat caacgccgtc aaaggtgtcg
    23701 agatcggcga aggcatggcc gccgccgaac tgaccggcga ggccaacgcg gatgagattt
    23761 tcatgggcca gaacggcccg caatacagtt cgaaccacgc gggcggcatt ctgggcggca
    23821 tctcgaccgg gcaggatgtc gtggtgcggt ttgcggtcaa gccgacgtcg tcgatcctga
    23881 ccacgcgcaa aaccatcacc aaatccggcg aagagaccga gattatcacc aaaggccgac
    23941 acgacccctg cgtcggcatc cgcgccgtcc ccgtgggcga ggcgatgatg gcctgtgtga
    24001 tcctcgatca cctgttgctg caccgtggtc agatcggcga gaatcgtgga catatcggct
    24061 gatctgcgca cccggctgcg ccgcaccgtc gcgcagcgga tgcagaccga cccggcgcat
    24121 gatctggccc atctggatcg cgtctgggtg aacgcgcagg ccatggcgga tgaacagacc
    24181 gacagatcgg tgctgctggc ggcctgctat ctgcacgatc tggtcaacct gcccaaggat
    24241 tcacccgacc ggcatctggc gtcacgtcaa tccgcggcag aatcagagtc tattctggcg
    24301 cagctgggct tttcctctgc gcagatcagc gccacgcaac atgccatcgc agcgcatagc
    24361 tattctgcgc aaatccctcc cgaaacaccc gaagcgcaga ttttgcgcga cgcagaccgg
    24421 ctggatgcgc tgggggccat tggtatcgcc cgcacgttct cggtatctgg cgcattgggc
    24481 cgggttcttt acgatccggc tgatccgttt gccgacacgc ggcctctgga cgatctgcgg
    24541 ttctcgttgg atcactggaa ggtcaaactg ctgaacctgc cggatgagat tctgactgac
    24601 acgggccgcc agatcgcgcg gcaccgcgcc gaccgcatga tccggtttct ggaggaattc
    24661 ggggatgaaa tcggccaccc gctgcccgat cactggaaat caacctgatt ggtacaatcc
    24721 cggcgttgat cttttgtcgc caaaagcgca gggtccggcc aatggcaaaa tcgttaacat
    24781 cgcatcgacc catgctggcc gtgggtctca aactggctgc gctgatgctg ttcacctcga
    24841 tgtcggcact ggtcaaagcc ctgtccgagg atttccctcc gggtgagctg gtattcttcc
    24901 gctcgctctt tgccattccg gtcatcatcg cctggctgat gtggcgcgga gagctggcgc
    24961 aaggtttcgt cgtcaagaaa cccatgggtc atttctggcg cggtgtcctg ggcaccagcg
    25021 ccatgggcct gacctttacg ggcctcagcc tgctgcccct gcccgaggtc acagcgatcg
    25081 gttacgccac cccgatcttc accctgattc tggccgcctt gatgctgggt gaacgtattc
    25141 gaatgatccg catcggtgcg gtggcactgg ggcttctggg cgttctgatc atgatctggc
    25201 cccggctcgg cagcactcag atggagctgg cggccaccat cggcgcatta tgcgtcctga
    25261 ccgcaacagt cgcccgcgcc tttgtccaga tccacatccg gcaactggtc aaagtcgatc
    25321 acccggccgc catcgtcttc tatttctcga tgaccgcaac cttattgtcg gctttgaccg
    25381 tgttctgggg atggaagatg ccgacgctga atcaggctct gatactgatc acaattggat
    25441 tgatcggtgg ggtcgcgcag attctggtca cctcgtccta tcgctttgga caggcgtcga
    25501 tgctggcgcc ctatgattat gcgaccatgc tgtttgcgat tgtcattggc tatgtctggt
    25561 tcgacgaact gcccacggtg gcgatcctcg ccggcgccgc gctggtcatc gcaggcaata
    25621 tcgtggtcgt ctggcgcgag caccagctgg ggttagagcg gggaaaggcc cgcgcgctga
    25681 ccgatcacaa accgtgactt tacctttcgc aaacttcgct taggttaccc gcgacaatca
    25741 aaaagggttt cccgatgagc gacgcgcagg atcacaagga aaagatgcag aaggtgcagg
    25801 ccgagcaccg caagaaagtg tccgaggcga ccgatcccgg gcgcggtctg gtgctgatca
    25861 acaccggcaa gggcaagggc aaatcctcgg ccgcgttcgg ggtggtgatc cgcgcgctgg
    25921 gctgggggca gaaggttgcc gtggtgcagt tcatcaaggg caagtggaaa actggcgagc
    25981 gacgcttttt cgaggatcgc gatctggtca cctggcatac gatgggcgaa ggctttacct
    26041 gggacacaca ggaccgcgag cgtgacatcg ccgccgccaa cgccgccttc gacaaggcct
    26101 gcgcgctgat ggccagcggt gagtatgatc tggtggtgct ggacgagatc aatatcgccc
    26161 tgcgttatga atacctgtcg gtggatcagg tgattgaggg gctgaaggca cggtcagaca
    26221 agaccagcgt gttcctgacc gggcgcgacg caccgcaggc actgcgcgat tatgctgatc
    26281 tggtcaccga aatgactgtg gaaaaacacc cgtttcaggc tggcatcaaa gctcagcgcg
    26341 gtgtggattt ctgatactga agttttcgtt cggcccgcga gtcacttgac cggtgctgat
    26401 ggaaaacaga gcctaacaaa gggcaagccg cgcaaagctg cgcggcttgt cgaacagcgg
    26461 atgccggatg tgttcaggcg gtggcggtct gctcaggcgc gctgagcgag atcacaacca
    26521 caacggccgc accattcagc cagtagaaaa gcgcatcgat accggtaaat cccagcaggc
    26581 tgggtgccag caggaaagtg atgccgacga tcaggtccac ggccagatgg aacttgtagg
    26641 gcaacacccg ccagatacca agatgatggt cggtcagcac cgtcagcaca aaagcagcga
    26701 caccggtcac caccgataac caaagcgcca gcggattgga ctgacccaat cccagaacaa
    26761 agggcagcac catcagcgcg atggcaaccg gatagtcgag atacgcatga acagtgcggg
    26821 tgacgaaacg cagggacatc tgaacttcct ttcctcaatc agtgatgagg taagaatagg
    26881 tgcgtccatg cgaacgcagc atcccagatc gtttgcgaga tattgcagat cgttcagatt
    26941 cgacgatgga tcagtgcatg gcccgatagg ccgcaggcga cacgccgacc tgcttcttga
    27001 acacgcgcga aaacgctgcc tccgaggcat agccgacctc ggccgccgcg tcggccacgt
    27061 tccagcgact ttccgtcaag ccgtgacagg cgatctgcat ccgccagtcg gtcagatatt
    27121 gcatgggcgt ggtgcccatc ttctcggcga agagctgggc aaaggcggtc cgcgacatcg
    27181 ccgcctcgcg tgccagcgtc gcaacgctcc agtcctgagc gggagactga tggaacgctg
    27241 tcagcgcgcg cgagatgcgc gggtcggcaa acccggccag cgccgcgtca tcggggcttt
    27301 gatgttccag ataggcgcgg atggcctgcg caaacagaac ctcggacagt ttcagggcga
    27361 tcaggtcgcc accgatccgc gcgcccgaaa cctctgagcc gatcatgcgc agcgtcgcct
    27421 cgatccacga acccgcctct tccccgtaat tctggatcag gatgtaaggc ggcagccggt
    27481 caatcagcat atgtccggtg ccattacgcc cggcagggcc ggtgaacgag aaatggccgc
    27541 agatcaactg cgtatcccgc tcctcatccg ggccgccata gaccagaaca ccgtcgcctt
    27601 tgtaaccgga aatctgcaac acctgctcca aaggcagagc atcaaatggc cggacctcgt
    27661 tacacaacaa ggcatgcggc gcgccatgcg gaatcaggat caggtcaccc tgcttgaggc
    27721 gcagtgtttc gccggatgcg gggacatgaa ccttcaactc accgcgttgg acgaaatgaa
    27781 accgcgcgac gttttcgaag cccggcacct gaacgccgaa gggtggcgtg aaagacgtgc
    27841 ggaaatagaa tgtaccgcgc aaggacaggc gggtgagaat atcgctgaga aggtccaaca
    27901 tggatcataa atatccgctt ggtcagccaa gtccacgacg cgggacgatc tgcacaaaaa
    27961 tttgcacgcc ctgcaacaaa aacccccgcc gaagcgaggg tttcagatgt ttccgattac
    28021 gagcggacca gtttttcgta atcctcggca atctcgcggg tcagatctcc gacctcgaac
    28081 gtgtagtctc cgatctgccc gaccggggtg acctcggcgg cggtgccggt cagccagcac
    28141 tgctcaaaat cagccatttc ctcgggcttg atgcggcgtt cgtggacggt gatgcccttg
    28201 tctttcagca tctggatcac cgtctggcgg gtgataccgt tcaagaagca atcggccagc
    28261 ggggtatgga cctcaccatc cttgacgaag aacacattgg cgcccgtcgc ctcggccaca
    28321 taaccgcggt aatccatgaa cagcgcgtcc gaacagcctt tggcctcggc cttgtgcttg
    28381 gagatggtgc agatcatgta aagacccgcg gccttggcat gaaccggaat ggtttcgggg
    28441 ctgggacgtt tccattcggc gatgtccagc ttggcgccct gcatcttggc gtcaccgtaa
    28501 taggcgcccc acggccacac ggcgacggcc atgcgcaccg ggttcttggc cgacgcgaca
    28561 cccatatcct cacccgagcc gcgccagacc agcgcgcgga tgtaagcgtc ctgcaaaccg
    28621 ctggctttca acgcctcttg cttggcggcc tcgatctggt ccagcgtata ggggatcggc
    28681 atgtccagcg cctcggccga ggcgatcagg cgttcggaat gttcccggct tttgaagatc
    28741 ttgccgttat aggcgcgctc accctcgaac accgaggacg cataatgcat cgcgtgtgac
    28801 aggatgtgca cattggcctc gcgccaatcc accagtttgc catccatcca gatgacaccg
    28861 tcacgatcat cataccccgc catgcgaacc tcctgaaccg ggtcaaattt ccaaatattg
    28921 cgctgattaa gtccgtatcg gacataaagt tgcgcaaaaa ctgcgattcg atacctgcgc
    28981 actcttggaa tgtcaataag gctgacataa actgaggccg tattgtgcat gaggcccgtt
    29041 atgtccgaaa tccgccccgc cccgatcttt ggcggagaaa gcctgttatt tctgacggat
    29101 gagcagttac ggcagggtat agaggcgatg ttctttgcct atcgcggctt taccgccgat
    29161 cccgatcgca ttctgtccga tatggcctac ggtcgcgcgc atcaccgggc gattcacttc
    29221 atcaatcgcg cgccgggcac caccgtgaac aacctgctgg gcatcctggg tgtgacgaaa
    29281 cagtctctga accgggtcct gcgcaccctg atcgaagacg gattggtcga aagccgcgtg
    29341 ggaaaagtgg acaaacgcga acgccaccta tttctgactg acaagggcaa ggcgctggag
    29401 gccactttgt ccgatgcgca gcgggcacgg atgcgggcgg cattcaagga cgcgggcccc
    29461 gaagcagtgg ccggttttcg taaagtgctt gaagcgatga tggatgctga tatgcgtcgt
    29521 gcatatacga aactgcggga tacgacttca tgagcgatat ggacgcccat cttctgatcg
    29581 tcgacgatga cgagcgcatt cgcgatctgc tcaagaaatt tctgatgcgc agcgggtttc
    29641 tggtgactgc agcacgggat gcggcgcatg caaggcgggt gctatcgggg ctggatttcg
    29701 acctgatcgt gatggacgtg atgatgccgg gcgaggatgg cgtcagcctg accaaggcgc
    29761 tgcgggacac ccatacgacc cccatattgt tgctgaccgc gaagggtgag accgaacatc
    29821 gcatcgcggg tcttgaggca ggcgccgatg actatctcgc caaaccgttc gagccgaaag
    29881 agctgctgct gcggatcaac gcaatcctgc ggcggatgcc ggaaactccg gcgcaggagg
    29941 cggcgacgaa gattctgacc ctcggcccga tccgttatga catcgaacgg ggcgagatgt
    30001 ggcaggggga cgatccggta cgtctgaccg cgaccgagag ccagttgatg aaaattttct
    30061 cggcccagcc gggcgagccg atcagccgcg ccaagctggt cgaggatctt ggccgtgaca
    30121 aggggcaggc gcaagagcgt gcggtggacg tgcagatcac gcgcctgcgc cgcaagattg
    30181 aacaagaccc gaaacagccg cggtacctgc agaccgtgcg tggggcaggg tatatgctgg
    30241 cgccggatta aagcgccgct gcgcggcaat ttcatgcctt cggcgaggat atttttggcc
    30301 agatgaacag gggaccccga tgaccacagc ccttttgacc catgccgatt gtctggccca
    30361 tgtaacgccg gatgggcatc ccgagcgggt ggcgcggctg gagcatattc tgcacgctct
    30421 ggaggggctg gagctgaagc gggtaaccgc gccattggcg gcggatgacg atctgttgcg
    30481 ggtacatccc gaaagccata ttcgcgagat acagtccaca cgacccgccg agggtttcgc
    30541 acagatagat ggcgatacct ttatgtctcc gggctcggtg gatgcggcct atcgcgcggc
    30601 gggcgcggca ttgcgggcgg tggatctggt gctgggcggc gaggcctcga acgcgttctg
    30661 cgccattcgc ccgccgggac accatgcgga atccgagacg gcaatgggct tttgtttgtt
    30721 cgggaacgcg gcgctggcgg cgaaacatgc gctggatcat cacgggctga accgcgtggc
    30781 ggtggtggat ttcgatgtgc accacggcaa tggcacacag gatctgctgt gggatgaggc
    30841 ccgagcgctg gtgatcacca gtcagcagat gccgctgtgg ccgggatcag gccgcccgga
    30901 tgaaaccggt gcgtatgaga cggttctgaa catgccactc gcccccgggt ccggcggggc
    30961 cgagatgcgc gccgcgtatg aggcagaggc ctttccgcgt ctgcgcgcgt tcaggcccga
    31021 actgatcatc atttccgccg gattcgatgc ccatcaggat gatcctttgg ccaatctgaa
    31081 ctggtctacg ggtgatttcg catggatcac agcggaactg tgcaggatcg ccgatgaggt
    31141 ttgcgagggc cgtatcgtct cgactctgga aggcgggtat gatctgaacg cactggccgc
    31201 ggcgacacgc gcccatgtgg aagaactgat gaaggcagcc aaatgaccga taccccagtt
    31261 gagcagatga cgttcgaaca ggcgatgaaa gagcttgagg ccgtggtggg ccagctggaa
    31321 cgtggcgatg tggcgctgga tcagtccatt gcactgtatg agcgcggggc ggccctgaaa
    31381 aagcgctgcg aggatgagct gaagcgcgcc gaggaaaagg tggccgcgat cactctggac
    31441 gccagcggtc agccgaccgg gacgacgcct gtcgaaggtc agtaaatgtt tcacgaacaa
    31501 ctggcgcagg atgcggcgcg gattcaggat cagttcgatg tgattctggg cgcgctggac
    31561 gatctggacg tgacccgggc gatggcctat gccaccgagg gcggcaagcg gttgcgcgga
    31621 tttctggtac tggaaagcgc ccggctgcat ggcatcgacg caagccgcgc aatctggccc
    31681 gcaaccggga tcgaagcgct gcacgcctat tcgctggtgc atgacgatct gccctgcatg
    31741 gatgacgacg atctgcgacg cggtcgaccc acggtgcatg tgaaatggaa tgagggcatc
    31801 gccgtgttgg ccggagatgc gctgcagact ctggcttttg agttgtgcgc gcggcccgag
    31861 gttggaaatg ccgaaatccg tgcggatttg accctaacat tggccaaggc aagtggcgcg
    31921 caggggatgg ttctggggca ggcgctggat atcgcggccg aaacggcggc tgcgccgttg
    31981 acgctggatg aaatcacccg gctgcaggca ggcaaaaccg gtgccttgat cgaatggtca
    32041 gcctgtgccg gggcgcggct ggcacaggcc gatcctgcac ccttgcgcca atatgcccaa
    32101 gcccttggcc ttgcttttca aatcgccgat gacatcttgg atgttgaggg tgatgccgaa
    32161 aaggccggaa agcggctgca gaaagatgcc gaggcaggca aggcgacctt tgtctcgctt
    32221 ttgggtctgg atgcggccag gtcccgcgct gcggaactgg tcgaacacgc ctgcgccgcg
    32281 ctggatgtgt acggcgcacc ggctgaaacc ttgaagcagg ccgcccgctt cgttattgcc
    32341 cgggacagct aagccaggaa cgcgccaaat gtctgaccgc cccaatacgc ccctgctgga
    32401 ccttgtgaac cgccccgcgg acctgaaaca gttctcggac gcgcaactgc atcaggtggc
    32461 ggcggagttg cgggccgaaa cgatctctgc cgtgtcggtc actggtggtc atctgggcgc
    32521 gggtctgggc gtggtcgaac tgaccacggc gttgcacgcg gtattcgaca caccacggga
    32581 caagatcatc tgggatgtag gccatcagtg ctatccacat aaaatcctga ccgagcgccg
    32641 cgaccgtatc cgcaccctgc gccagaaaga cggcctgagc ggcttcacca agcgcagcga
    32701 aagcccctat gatccatttg gcgcggccca ttccagtacg tcgatcagcg ccgcgcttgg
    32761 gtttgccgta gcacgcgatc tgggcggcgt gacgtctgaa ggtctgggcg acgcgattgc
    32821 ggtgatcggc gatggctcga tgtccgccgg catggccttt gaggcgatga acaacgcggg
    32881 ccacctgaaa aaacgcctga tcgtgatcct gaacgacaac gagatgagca ttgccccgcc
    32941 agtgggtgcg ctgtcgtctt acctgtcgcg catctatgcc gaagaaccgt tccacgatct
    33001 gaaagctgcc gccaagggcg cggtctcgct gttgccggaa cccttccgcg aaggggccaa
    33061 gcgggccaag gagatgctga aaggcatggc ggtgggtggc acactgttcg aggaactggg
    33121 cttttcctat atcggcccga ttgatggtca cgatatggac cagctgctgc cggttctgcg
    33181 caccgtcagg gcgcgggcca cggggccaat cctgatccat gtgctgacca aaaaaggcaa
    33241 gggctatgcc cccgccgagc aggcccgcga caagggtcat gccaccgcca agttcgacgt
    33301 tgtgacaggc gagcagaaaa aggcgccctc caatgcgccc tcctatacct cggtcttcgg
    33361 caagaccctg gtcgaggaag ccgcgcgcga cgataagatc gtggccgtca ctgcggcgat
    33421 gcccgatggc accggtctga acctgtttgc agagcgctac ccctcgcgct gtttcgatgt
    33481 ggcgattgcg gaacagcatg gggtgacctt tgccgcagcg ctggcggcgg gcgggatgaa
    33541 gccgttctgc gccatgtatt ccaccttcct tcagcgcggc tatgatcagg tggtgcatga
    33601 cgtggccatt cagcgcctgc cggtgcgttt cgccattgac cgcgcggggc tggtcggggc
    33661 cgatggcgcg acccatgcgg gctcgttcga tgtcgcctat ctggccaatc tgcccggtat
    33721 ggtggtgatg gccgccgcca atgaggccga gctgatgcat atggtcgcca ccgctgcggc
    33781 ccatgatgac ggccccatcg ccttccgcta tccgcgcggc gaaggggtgg gtgttgacct
    33841 gccggaacgg ggcgaagtgc tgacgatcgg caaaggccgg ctgatccaga agggtgcccg
    33901 cgtggcgctg ctgtccttcg gtacgcgact ggccgaagtg cagaaggcgg ccgaggcgct
    33961 ggccgcgcgc ggcatcactc cgaccattgc cgatgcccgt tttgccaagc cgctggaccg
    34021 ggatctgatc cttgatctgg ccacgaagca cgaggcgctg atcaccatcg aagaaggcgc
    34081 catcggcggc tttggcagcc atgtcgctca gttgctggca gaggagggct tgtttgatgc
    34141 ggggcttaag taccgctcga tggttttgcc cgatatcttc atcgatcagg ccagcccggc
    34201 ggacatgtac gcggtggccg gcatgaatgc caaacagatc gaagccaaag ttctttctgt
    34261 gctgggcatc gccacgatcg gggaaaaacg cgcctgagca tcaggcgtgt aagcgcagcg
    34321 cgcaaaccga agtgaggcat caaatacgcc ggaatagtgc attcctcact cataatattc
    34381 taatagcgcc caaataataa acatttcaga aatgacatag gtcaatttct tgcgcgccgt
    34441 gctaggctaa cacccgagtc aggcaggcca acccctgcca aaaaatcaag ggtcgcgagc
    34501 gaatgaacaa gctagccagc cgacgcgcat tcctgcgcgg caagttgcgc atggacaaat
    34561 ctgccatccg ccctcccggg gcggaggatg cggaattcta cgacctctgc acccaatgcg
    34621 atgaatgcca ggaagcctgc cccgaggaca tcatccgttt tgacgcgcaa ggctggcccg
    34681 tggtcaagct ggatgtggga ccctgcacct tctgcggcga ttgcgccaac gcctgcccga
    34741 ccggggccct gaaccccgaa catgtggcag actggccatg gcgcgccacg gtgtccgcgt
    34801 cttgcctgtc gatgaacggc gtcagttgcc gcatatgcca ggatgtctgc gaccaccgcg
    34861 caatccgctt ccgcctgcaa accggcggcc gcgcagaacc cgtacttgat accgacagct
    34921 gcaccggctg cggcgcctgc gccagcgcct gccccgccgg ttccgtcagc tttgaacgcc
    34981 acaccccgcc aactcaggag gttgccttat gaacatctgt ggttgcctcg tccatgtgac
    35041 acccgaaacc acgcaaagcg ccaaagcagc gattgccgcg acgaacgggg ccgaaatcca
    35101 cgcggcggcc gaggatggcc gccttgttgt tgtggtcgag gatacgccgg aaaaactggc
    35161 gtccgagacg atcatggatc tgcatcagat cccgggcgtg atctctctga ccttgaccta
    35221 tcaccatttc gaagacctcg cggagacccg tccgcacctt aacgcttctc gccagatcta
    35281 aagccggaga cccatgtcat gaccatctct gaatcccgcc ggacctttct aaagtcaacc
    35341 gccgccgctg cgacagcctc ggcagccggc ctgccgttgg cgaccggaca agccaacgct
    35401 caggccgcca ccccagatat ccgctgggac aaagccgcct gccggttctg cggcactggc
    35461 tgctcggtcc tggttggcac caaagacggg cgcgtcgtgg ccacccaggg cgacccggac
    35521 gcgccggtga accggggcct gaactgcatc aagggctatt tcctgtccaa gatcatgtat
    35581 ggcaaggacc gtctgaccac gccgatgctg cgcaagacca acggcgaata cgacaagaac
    35641 ggcgagttcg agcctgtcag ctgggacgaa gccttcgatg taatggccgc caagtggaaa
    35701 gaggcgctgg ccaagaaagg cccgaccagc gttggtatgt tcggttccgg ccaatggacc
    35761 gtctgggaag gctatgccgc cgccaagatg atgaaggcgg gcttccggtc caacaacatc
    35821 gaccccaacg cgcgccactg catggcctcg gccgtggtcg gctttatgcg gacatttggc
    35881 attgatgagc cgatgggctg ctatgacgat ttcgaacacg ccgatacgtt cgtgctctgg
    35941 ggctcgaaca tggccgaaat gcacccgatc ctgtggtctc gcctgaccga cacacgcctg
    36001 accaaaccgg gtgccgaggt gcacgtgctg tctacgtatg agcaccgctc attcgagctg
    36061 gcagacaatg ggatggtctt tgcgccgcaa accgatctgg cgatcctgaa ctatatcgcc
    36121 aattacatca tccagaatgg cgcggtgaac gaagagttcg tcaagaacca cgtcaatatc
    36181 accaagaccg ccaccgatat cggttatggc ctgcgcgaca atcacccgct gcagcaagaa
    36241 gccgaaaatc ccaatgtcgg caagatggac ccgatcagct tcgaggaata tgccgaagcc
    36301 gtttcggaat acacgctgga atacacatcg gaactgtccg gcgtccccgc cgcgcagctt
    36361 gagcgtctgg cccagcaata tgccgatcca aaccgcaaag taatgagcct ttggaccatg
    36421 ggcttcaacc agcacacccg cggatcgtgg gtgaactcgc tgatgtacaa cgtgcacctg
    36481 ctggtgggca agatttccga acccggcaac tcgcccttct cgctcaccgg tcagccttcg
    36541 gcctgtggca cggcacgtga ggtcggcacc ttcgcccacc gcctgcccgc cgatatggtc
    36601 gtggcaaacg acaagcaccg cgagatttgc gaaactgcgt ggaacatccc cgctggcacg
    36661 atcccaccca aacccggctt ccacgccgta ttgcagcacc gcaagctgaa ggatggcgac
    36721 ctgaatgcct attgggtgca gtgcaccaac aacatgcagg ctgcaccgaa catcaacgaa
    36781 gaaggctatc ccggctatcg caacccggaa aacttcatcg ccgtgtccga tccctatccg
    36841 accgtgacgg ccctgtctgc cgacctgatc ctgcccaccg ccatgtgggt cgagaaggaa
    36901 ggcgcctatg gcaatgccga gcgccgcacc cagttctggc gccagcaggt caaagctccg
    36961 ggcgaggcga agtcggacct ctggcaggtc atggagttct cgaaacgctt caccgtcgaa
    37021 gaggtctggg gcgaggaact tctggccacc atgccggaac atcgcggcaa gaccatgtat
    37081 gaggtgctgt tcgcaaacgg ctcggtcgac cagttcccgc tgtctgagac cgccgaaggg
    37141 ttcgacaacg acgaatccga gcatttcggc ttctacgtcc agaaaggcct gttcgaagaa
    37201 tatgccaatt tcggtcgcgg ccacgcgcac gatctggcac cattcgaaac ctaccaccag
    37261 gcccgcggtc tgcgctggcc ggtcgtggac ggcaaggaaa cactctatcg tttccgcgaa
    37321 ggttatgatc cttacgtgcc cgaaggcgcg ggtgtgaagt tctacggcaa gaaggacggc
    37381 aaggcgagca tcatctttgc cccttatgaa cctgcccccg aggaaccgga tgcggaatat
    37441 gatctgtggc tgtgcaccgg tcgtgtgctg gaacactggc attcgggttc gatgacccgt
    37501 cgggtgcccg aactgcaccg cgcctatccc gccgccgtgg tctatatgca ccccgaggac
    37561 gcgcgcgagc gtggtctgcg gcgcgggcag gagatcgtgc tgtccacccg ccgtggtgag
    37621 gtcaccagcc gggtcgaaac ccggggccgc aacaaggtac cgcgcggtct ggtcttcatg
    37681 ccgtggttcg acgaaggcca gctgaccaac aagctgacgc tggacgcgac ctgcccgctg
    37741 tcgaaagaga ccgacttcaa gaaatgcgcc tgtaaggtcg agcgcgcgta aagggcaggc
    37801 aaggcaaagg taagacccat gtctcgtgtt ggctctcccc tctcgccgca gcggcgccgg
    37861 ttcctgcagg actcggcgcg cgcagcgggc ggctgcgtgg cagccgggtc cctgctggcc
    37921 tggctggcac gggacgcacg ggcattgccg gccgaggcgt tgcgcccccc cggtgccttg
    37981 ccggaaaaag acttcctgtc cgcctgtatc cgctgcggat tatgcgtgcg ggactgcccc
    38041 tatgacacgc tgaaactggc cgaactgggg gtcgatgcgg tggccaccgg cacgccgtac
    38101 tttaccgccc gcgatattcc ctgcgagatg tgtgacgaca tcccctgcgt cgcggcctgc
    38161 cccaccgggg cgctggaccc cgggctggac aacatcgacg atgccaagat gggcgtggcc
    38221 gttctggtcg atcaggaaaa ctgcctgaac ttcctcggcc tgcgttgcga tgtctgctac
    38281 cgcgtctgcc ccgtcatcga cgaggcgatc acgctggaaa ccgagcacaa cgcccgttca
    38341 ggcagtcacg cgatcttcat cccgactgtt catgccgatc gctgcaccgg ttgcggtgtc
    38401 tgcgagaaaa gctgcgttct gcccgaagcc gcgatcaagg ttctgcccgc ccggctggcc
    38461 cgtggcagca gtgccgatca ctaccgcaag ggctgggaag aaaaagaagc caaaggcgcg
    38521 cccgtcgtcg aaggcatcat cgacctgccc gatcgcctgc cgggaccggg caccgataac
    38581 ctcgtcgcac cgggcggctt tgaacccacg ttcaatctgc cggaggtcac ccaatgaccg
    38641 cccgcgcaca tatgccactg gggcaggaag ccatcgccgc caaaggctgg ctgggtgccc
    38701 ataaatacct gctgctgcgc cgggcgagtc agctgctctt tctggtgctg ttcctgctgg
    38761 gcccgtggtt cgggatctgg atcgtgcagg gcactctagc cggatcactg acactgggcg
    38821 tgctgcccct gaccgacccg tttgtctttc tgcaaagcct gattgccgga cactggcccg
    38881 agctgaccgc cgccatcggt gctgtcatcg ttctggtggc ctatgcgctg atcgggggcc
    38941 gcgtctattg ttcctgggtc tgcccgatca acccggtcac cgacggcgcg cattggttgc
    39001 accgcaagtt gggcctgcaa aagggctggc aacccaaacg cggcacacgg ttgtggatca
    39061 tggcaaccgt tctgatcgtg tccggcctga ccggagccat cgcatgggag ctggtcaatc
    39121 cgatcaccat gctgcaccgc gggctgatct ttggcatggg tttcgtctgg gcaatggtcg
    39181 ccgcgatttt cctgttcgac ctgttcgtct cgcgccacgg atggtgcggc catgtttgcc
    39241 ccgtgggcgc gttctatggg ctggtagggc aaaaagcgat gctgcgggtc agcgccgcca
    39301 accgcgccgc ctgcgacgat tgcatggact gctacgcggt ctgcccggaa aaccacgtga
    39361 tctcgccagc cctgaaaggc aatggcaatg acaccccgct gatcctgtcg cctgactgca
    39421 ccaattgcgg gcgctgcatc gatgtctgcg ccgaagacgt tttcaaattc acccatcggt
    39481 tcgacgccct gaccgtcgcg ccaccggaac caaccgccgc gccccagccg cgcgcctcga
    39541 gacctttttg aaggagtgag aagatgaaaa agccgatcct tgtgggcctt gccctgatcc
    39601 cgccgctgct cctcggtggc ctggcccttg cacaatctac cggggtcacc actctgcgcg
    39661 gagccgatgt cgatgaaccc gtcgttctgg atcaggttca ccggaatgtc gaaggccgcc
    39721 tgcagcgcaa ctatcgccag cagccgccgc tgatcccgca ctcgatcgag caatatcaga
    39781 tcgacctgcg caccaaccag tgcctgtcct gccatgactg gaccaaagcg ggcgagcgca
    39841 acgcaccgac cctatcgatg acccactatc tggatcgcga aggccgcgag ctggatcaga
    39901 tcgcgggcac ccggtatttc tgtaatcagt gtcacgtacc gcaagcggat gctttgccgc
    39961 tggtcgacaa cacttttgaa ccttcctccg gtaactgaac tcaggtcgaa aaggagagcg
    40021 cgatatgtcc gacgactccc aagaaaaaca agggctcatc cgacgcctct ggacctggtt
    40081 ctggagcccg atcgccgtcc tcagcgtcgg tttcacccta ttggccgggt ttctggcggg
    40141 catcctgttc tggggtggtt tccactgggc gctggagctg accaacacgg aagaattctg
    40201 cgtatcctgt catacgatgg aaaccaatct gggcgagtat cgagaaacgg ttcactacaa
    40261 caacgattcc ggcgtgcggg ccatctgttc cgattgccac gtcccggatg aatggaacca
    40321 caagatcaag gccaagatca tggccgtgaa ggatgtctat cacgagctgg caggcaccat
    40381 cagcactccc gagaagtatg aagatcaccg tctggcgatg gcgtccgccg tgtggaagaa
    40441 gatgaaggaa tccgacagcc gcgaatgccg caactgtcac aatttcgatt atatggactt
    40501 cacccttcag gaaacccgcg ccgccagcga acaccagcgc gcccttgata ccggcatgac
    40561 ctgtattgac tgtcatcagg gcatcgcgca cagcctgccg cccggatatc tggaagagta
    40621 ccagaagatc tcggacgcgg tggatggtga ggttctgcag aaacacgcag ccgcatcagg
    40681 cgacgacatc cgtgcgttcc tgaacaaaag ctcggattaa agcggggaca gagatgttag
    40741 agatacttgg aaccatcggc ggcaacgtgc tgggcctgcc cggcattctt ggtctggcac
    40801 tgggcatgat gacgcgtcag ttgtggctgg gcgccctgtt gggcggtctg gtcggcctga
    40861 tcgcgccact gctctttgcc gggtggcaat tttcccacat tggaacggtg ccgttgttga
    40921 tcgcaatcat cgttggcgtc tgcgccggca gtcttggcac cgccattcgc cgcaagggcg
    40981 cgacagtctg aacaggtgaa cccggcagca atgccgggtt accgccccca gttttccgcc
    41041 ggatcgcttt cggcataatc ccgcagcaac gcgatatccg atatttcagc gtgattgcgg
    41101 ttgatcttta cgcccaccgc cttgagccgc gaaaacgccc ggctcaggct ttcgggcttc
    41161 atccccagac gaccggcaat caacatcttg tcgtatggca gtgatacttc gcagccaccc
    41221 gtgtcgctgt cacagaggtt cagcaaaaac tcggccacgc gctgcgcacc cgtctgcgcc
    41281 ttgagctgtt ccagctgcgc caccagcgaa tgcaggtggg taaaggtcgc agccaggatc
    41341 gagatcccga tttccgggtc ttccttcatc agcgagatca ggaccgggct ggggatatgc
    41401 atgacatcgc aggccgacac cgcctcggcc gagaccggat acgccacatt gcgcagcgcc
    41461 acggcctcgc caaagctgtc gccccgggta aagacgctca caacggcctc ggccccggtt
    41521 ggtgtcatgc ggaacagttt gacccaacct tccagaacca cgtgaacggc ctgtgctttc
    41581 tcttcctgca ggaagatcgt ctcgccgcga tcatactgac gccagatcgc gtggctcagc
    41641 agcgtttcga catgctgatc cggcaaactg cgcagcagca gcgactggcg tgcaattgct
    41701 ttttgtgcct catgagacat gaaaacaccc ctttgtcttt gccgccgatg tctaacgacg
    41761 tccgtccatc ccggcctcta gctatgccag acgcggcgcc ggtgcactac ccttataata
    41821 cgacgtcaac ttgacaattg tcatgttgtg gggcgtgacc ctgtcctatc ttcagcccga
    41881 agccagtaat ccggggagcc cgcaacatgg actacgagcg tttttttgat cagagccttg
    41941 aagccctgcg aggtgaggga aactatcgcg ttttcattga cttgcaacgc cgctgcggat
    42001 ccttccccaa tgcccgccaa accgatggtt ccgtgcagcg ggacgtgcgg atctggtgtt
    42061 caaacgacta tctcggcatg ggtcagcacc catctgtgat cggtgcgatg catgacgcat
    42121 tggaccgctg cggcgcgggg gccgggggca cgcggaacat atcgggcacc actcacgacc
    42181 acgtgctgct tgaggctgaa ctggccgatc tgcacggaaa agaagccgcg cttctcttta
    42241 cttccggata tgtttcgaat tgggcggccc tcggcaccct cgccgcaaaa atcccgggac
    42301 ttatcgtatt ctccgacgcg ctgaaccatg cctcgatgat cgaaggcatc cggcattccc
    42361 gtgcccaaaa agtgatctgg aaacacaacg atctggaaga ccttgaggcg aaactggcca
    42421 ccgccgatcc tgatgcgccc aagatgatcg cctttgaatc ggtatattcg atggacggtg
    42481 acatcgcgcc gatcaaagag atttgcgatc tggccgacaa atacggtgcg atgacctacc
    42541 tggacgaggt ccacgcggtt ggcctttacg gcccgcgcgg cggcggcatc gccgaacgcg
    42601 aaggtctgat ggatcgcctg accgtgatcg aagggacact tggtaaagcg ttcggcgtgg
    42661 ttgggggcta tatcgcggcc tcggcagcgc tgtgcgattt cgtgcgcagc tttgccagcg
    42721 ggtttatctt taccaccgcc ctgccgccgt caatcgctgc cggggctgcg gcgtcgatcc
    42781 ggcacctgaa acagtcgaat gccgagcgcg acctgcaaaa ggcccgcgtg gcacaggtgc
    42841 gcgcccgtct ggatgcggaa ggcattcccc atatccccaa ccccagccac atcatcccgg
    42901 tgatggtcgg cgatccggtg aagtgcaagt tcatctcgga cacgctgctg gaagagttcg
    42961 gcatctacat tcagccgatc aactatccga ccgtgccaaa agggaccgag cggctgcgga
    43021 tcacgccgtc tccggttcat acggatgagg atatcgatca tctggtcggc gcgctgtccg
    43081 ccctctggca acgttgtcag attgcgcggc aaccgttggc agcccagtaa tcaaaagcgc
    43141 ccctagcgtg agacctcgcc gcctcttcgg aggcggcttt ttgtcagatc aggtagaggg
    43201 caaagatgag gagggcaaag ccggtcatca ccatcgtgaa cccccgcagc caggcggggc
    43261 ttgcggccag atccagatag cgggcgagaa tgacccggca ttttgccaag gcgaggatca
    43321 ggataccgcc gcccagaagt tcgggcggga tcggtaacac ggtcagcagc gcggaggcca
    43381 cgctcagcac cagaagggtg acccaggcgc gggtgagtgc gttcgggagc ctccggcggg
    43441 agtatttggg aaaagatgaa gtgacgggca tcgtgttcat cccagcaggt agatcacggg
    43501 gaacagcatg atccagacca gatcgaccat gtgccagaac tgcgcgcccg cctcgatgtt
    43561 gcggggatcg tcgcgccagg cgaccagcaa caggatggca accccggcca gcacatgggc
    43621 ggcgtggaag ccggtcagca agtagtagaa caggaagaac gggtgtgtct cgtaggtgat
    43681 cccttgcgtg gccttgccgg cgtattccgc gcctttgatg atcaggaaca caacgcccag
    43741 cgcggcggcg gcgatcagcg ccagacgggc cgcaccccgg cgcgcgatcc gccgccagtg
    43801 caacgcctgc gcggccagat aacccgatgt cactagcacc gccgtattga gcgccgcccc
    43861 ggtgcggtag aggtgcgatt gcgcctcggc aaaacctacc ggatcggtca ggcgcacgcc
    43921 catgaatgcg atcagaccgg cgccgaacac cagcagttcc gagatgatca gcacccacat
    43981 cagcaactcg cccggaagct cgtcgatcag agaggcatcg ctcatgcgcc gaccagttgg
    44041 cggtagatct gcggcagcgc catcgtcagg cggtgcgggt ctgggatgac ggcaaatcct
    44101 ccctgaccga acatgcgcgg gaaccagctt ttgccggttt tgtcgatggt gactccgaat
    44161 accgattgcc cggcgcggcg ggcctcgcga atggccatac aggtgtcttc gataccgtga
    44221 cggccctcgt aatggtccag atcgttgggc ttgccgtcgg tgatgatcag cagcaaacgg
    44281 cgtttgcgcg attggctggc cagatcggcg gaacaatggc ggatcgcagc accaaggcgg
    44341 gtatagtggc cggggcgcag cgaggcgatg cgttgttcga ccaagccgcc catcggctca
    44401 tcgaagcgtt tgcagcgttg cacgtaaacc cgctggcgtt tcagcgaact gaaggcgtgg
    44461 atggcgaaat cgtcgccaca ggcgttcagg ccccaggcca aagcggccag cgcctcgcgt
    44521 tcgatgtcga tcactgcgcg gccggtgacg gcgctttcgg tcgagcggct gacatccagc
    44581 aggatcgaca ccgccagatc gcgcgcctcg gggcgggatt gcatccagat gcgttcggtg
    44641 ccttcgccat tggcgcagcg gtccacctgc gcccggacgg cggcctcgat atccaattga
    44701 tcaccgtcca gatggccacg ggtcatcacg cggcccgggc gcagcgcctc gaactggcgt
    44761 ttgacggcgc ggatgcggcg ggcggtggcg gggtccttgc cgaactcggc ggcatcttcg
    44821 cggatctcgg catccgaagt cagaacgttg acatgatccg gcaggtactg ccccgtgcgc
    44881 acatcccatt cgggatagag aacccgaccc gacaggcgtt cgcggttcac gtcctcgggt
    44941 gccaggtcca gatgcagttt cagcttggtc ggtggcgcct tggagatctg gcccaacccg
    45001 atctcttcct gatcgtcggc ggcctttttg gcgttgtcgg gatcgtcatc gtcgatgcgc
    45061 cggttgatgt tcaggaattc ggcccagcta aggatcgctt cgaacttgtg cagaatgaaa
    45121 ctgtcgctgc ggttggcctg atcggatttg cggcggcggg cgcggtgggt tttctcgccg
    45181 gattcctcgg gcggaccttc ggtgtcgggg ttttccacct cgttatgttc ggagaacccg
    45241 accgggcgca gctcgggcca cagcgggacg gggcggaaat gctgatagcc gcgcggggcg
    45301 gtcacgtcat cacccagcgc cagaagctgc tcggcctttg gtgacaaagg cgcggggtcg
    45361 cccagcatgt cgcggatcag ttcttcaacc gctgcctcga cgggtggcaa cccggaaatg
    45421 tcgcgttgat acaggacgcc cttgcacagc tcggtataaa gcgggcgcag gccgggggcg
    45481 ttgtgcaatg ccgcctcgac catctgccgg gcggcgacaa gcgcatgcag gtcggcgcgc
    45541 aacgggtcgt cttcgtcgat acgggttccg gcatgggcgg cggcggcggc cagccagaca
    45601 tagagcgcgc cgttggcttc acgcgcggga aacaccgcca gccggtcggg caggcgcaga
    45661 acttcgccat cgaacgaggc acgcggcatc agctcgacct cggttgccag acggcggcgc
    45721 catcccagac ggtggcgcga aacctcgggt gagaccgggc gcaattctac gcccggacta
    45781 cccccaagcc ctcgaaagag gacagccagc cgccccgcga cctcagaaag gtcgaccgcg
    45841 gctccaacat gcacctcggg tgcatcgaga cggctggcaa gggtgtgcca cagtttcccg
    45901 atcgtttctt cgggttccca tggctcgaaa tcgatcctga ccatcggccg gcctcaccca
    45961 aagacagccg tgacaagatc gaggagcccg cgtttgatat cctcatcatc ggtcagaggt
    46021 tcgatcatcg cggcaaggat ggcgcggtcg gtggacatgc cctgtgcgat cagcgtcgcg
    46081 gcatagacaa ccagacgggt ggaaacgcct tcctcaagat cctgaccctt gagcccgcgc
    46141 agcttaccgg ccagtcggac cagcggtttg cagcgctcca gcggcaggcc gctttcctgt
    46201 gcgacgacct gcgcctccat ttcgggcgac ggaaagtcga attccagcga gatgaaccgc
    46261 tgccgggtcg agggtttcag ggttttcagg atattctggt agccggggtt gtatgaggcg
    46321 accagcatga agccgggtgc ggcctcaagt tcttcgccgg tgcgatcgat cggcaggatg
    46381 cgccggtcat cggtcagcgg gtgcaacaca acggtgacgt ctttacgggc ctcgaccact
    46441 tcgtcgaggt agcagatcgc gccttcgcgc accgcgcggg tcagggggcc atcgacccag
    46501 acggtttcgc cgcccttcag aaggtagcgg ccgatcaggt cggcagcggc cagatcgtcg
    46561 tggcaggcca ccgtatataa cgggcggcca agacgggcgg ccatatgggc cacaaagcgg
    46621 gtcttgccgc agcctgtcgg gcctttcaga agaaccggca ggtcgttgtt gtaagcggcg
    46681 cagaacacat cgcattcatc gccttgggcg aggtagaagg gggcgttcgc cgccccctca
    46741 ttcagtttca tggagccgtc catatccatc actccgcagg ggtttcagag gcaccgggtt
    46801 caatcacctc tttccggggc acccagatcg agtagatgaa cagcagcgca ccaagcacca
    46861 cgaccacacc agagccgaga cgcatccagt agaagatcgc aatctggtcc tgtacgtcca
    46921 tgaagtactc gccaaccaca cgttgcatat gggtctgcac ggttccgccg aaggtcagca
    46981 cgaaggtcat gaagaccatg ccgctggtca tcagccagaa cgaggccatg ttcagcacct
    47041 gattatacgg atcacggttt ttcaggatcg gcatcgcata gctgaagatc gccaggttga
    47101 ggcagacata ggcaccatag aaggccaggt gaccatgcgc ggcggtgatc tgcgtgccgt
    47161 gggtgtaata gttcaccccg tgcagcgtgt gcaggaagcc ccagacaccg gcaccgaaga
    47221 aggcaagcgt tgcacaaccc agcgaccaca gcagtgcggc cttgttggga tggtcccggc
    47281 ggcctttcca gaccatgacg aaggcaaagg ccatcatcgc gaagaacggt atcacttcga
    47341 ggctcgagaa gatcgaaccg atccactgcc agtaaccggg cgtaccgatc cagtagtagt
    47401 ggtggccggt gccaaggatg cccgagaaca gcgcggcggc aacgatgaca tagagccatt
    47461 tttcgacgat ctcacggtca acgccggtca gtttcagcat cagataggcc aggatcgagg
    47521 ccatgatcag ctcccacacg ccttcgaccc aaaggtggac gacataccac cagtattgct
    47581 tgtccaagga caggttgccg gggttgtaga aggcgaacag gaacagcagc gccagacccc
    47641 agaggcccag aacaaggatg ctcgagatcg ccgtcttctt gcccttcaga acggtcagcg
    47701 acacgttgta aaggaacatc agcgcggcca cgacgatgcc cgccttgacc catttgggct
    47761 gctcaaggaa ctcgcgcccc tctttgccca gcagccagtt gccttcgaac aggttgaaga
    47821 cataggtcac gaccacaccc agcgtgccga ccacaagaat gatcagctgc agataagcca
    47881 gcgtgggtga gtggatttcg cgctcggtct cttcagggat caggaagtaa gctgccccga
    47941 agaagcccag cagcagccag acgatcagag agttggtgtg cagcatccgc acgatattga
    48001 acggcagaag ctcgctcagg aagttcggga atacatagat gaaaccggcc agaaggccgc
    48061 cgatcacctg taccgcgaac agggccatcg ctactgcgaa gtaggcgtag gcgatttttt
    48121 gggattcgta tttcattgct ccgttccctt tctcagcctg cctcgttggg cggccagccc
    48181 tgcgcgtcga tattgtccgt ccagatcagg aagttggtca ggtcgcggat ctcttcgtcg
    48241 ctgaggttga aattgggcat ctgccggcga ccgggaatgc cggtcggctg cgcctccatc
    48301 cagcccttga gcgcttcaaa ggccgattcc gggtcgtcca gcacacccca gcgggtcatc
    48361 acgttcccga cttcaggcgc atagtaggcg ccctcgccca ggatcgtgtg gcagttgatg
    48421 caggcatgtt tttcccagac gtgcttgccc cgcaccacac tgtcatcgag cttcgccgaa
    48481 ttctcggagt tgacgatgta ccagtgcgag tgggccgaca gggccaggaa gatgaggatg
    48541 aagaacagtg acccgccata gaatatgttg cgagccatgc tctttgtcat gacttctcgc
    48601 attgcgctct cctttgcgca gattagctag tgtgacgaca atggcgactg gggggccggg
    48661 ctgccttaac gaaagtcaag acagccgacg cgatgaagca agttatcaga atgactgaat
    48721 tgttcaggcc gcgcgcgggc ctgtcagcgc cgaccacatg gcgatcaggt aaagcgcgaa
    48781 ggccccgacc caaagcccgt ccaccacaag catcgcggtc agatagccgg tgttcagatc
    48841 cgatcccacc catctgagga tcgcggccgc cgccatcaac ccgtatgcca ccgccatcgg
    48901 cggcggcgcg atcaacgcac gcccgctatg gcccagcgcg gcgcggctca tgactgccag
    48961 agtcgtaccc ccgacgcagc cgatccccag cacgtgcagc gccgcggttt cgttgccaaa
    49021 ccccagcagc gacaggcccc aaaggatcag cccaaacgcc agcatcccaa ggccgacatg
    49081 cagggcgatc aggatcggct gccgcatggc ccagaccgtg cgccagcgcg ccatgcgcag
    49141 aatttgcacc acgccaagca gcagcgcgac caaaccggtc atctgaccga tcccgaaggc
    49201 cagcgcgctg acaggcaaca gcagggcaat cagcatcgcc gacttgtcca gtgcggccac
    49261 cgagaccggc caggcctctt ccggcgcgcc cgcgcgtttc atcgcgttgc gggtaaaggc
    49321 aggcgtgatc cggcccccta ggattgcaat catggaacac agggtcagta acccggcgcg
    49381 cagccccaca tcgagcgtat cgccggtgac cccgatccat tccagatggg tcagcagatt
    49441 ggcgatccag atcaggctga gcagcagcag aaataccatg ttctgcggtt tcgggcggcg
    49501 gatcagctgg gtcgcgatct tcgccgccag aatcggcaca aaggccagat cgcatactgc
    49561 aaccagaaca ggcgacagca ctcccgaata ccacatggcc agacgcccca gcagccaaag
    49621 ccccgcagcc accgctatga atcgcgcgcg cgcgtcgggg gctccggtcc agttcggcac
    49681 ggcggtcagg aagaacccgc caagcgcggc ggtggcatag ccgaaaatca tctcatgcgc
    49741 gtgccacatt ggcggggcca tcgcatagct cgtatccgat gcgggaacgg caccggcctg
    49801 aaccatcagc cagatacccc agacaccacc gacaaacagc ccgtacaggc cagccgacag
    49861 gaaaaacacc cgaaatcctt cgccaaaaat tcgcgcgatg accgccgaca tgactgctct
    49921 cctcggctct ggtggctttg gctccgaccc tagcgagggt cattccggct ttacttaacc
    49981 gaaatcaagc aggccaaaac atgcctcaag aacccttatt ttattggcgg aatttttgtc
    50041 gctccgcgcg gttaacaccg ctcccgttga ctttcgtcaa ggatgacaaa ggcgtgatgt
    50101 ctcaccctag gacctgcctc accagcaaat ggagagtgat catgtcactt ggaatcagct
    50161 acaacaaaac tggccgcgcc ttcggggtcg gtttggcgat gctgctgggc agcgtcgctg
    50221 cgccagcctt agccgaagag ccaaccctga gcaaggaagc ctttgaatcc tcgaaacaac
    50281 tttactttga acgctgcgcc ggttgtcacg gcgtgctgcg caaaggggca acaggcaaaa
    50341 gccttgagcc tttggttgaa acgaagaacg ccgatggcac cgtaaccgag tcgggcaccc
    50401 tgaaactggg tcaggaccgg ctggaaaaaa tcatcgcatg gggtaccgag ggcggtatga
    50461 acaacttctc ggacgtgatg tccgaagaag aaatccgcga tatggcgacc tatatccaga
    50521 tggagccgcc caagccgccg gagatgtcgc ttgaacagat gatggcgacc cgcaaggtct
    50581 atgtcgaacc cgaagactac ccgaccgagc cgctgcatgg ccgcaactgg gaaaacttct
    50641 tcgtggtcat cgaacgtgac gtgggcaagg tggccgtgat cgacggtgac accaaggaag
    50701 tgctggcgca catcccgacc ggttacgccg tgcacgtcct gaaagcgtcc gagcaccata
    50761 agctggaaga gccggaaaat ccgggccgct tctggtacac catgggccgt gacggcaaga
    50821 tgaccaagat cgacctgtgg cagaaccccg aaaacatgtt ggtggccgag gtgaccattg
    50881 gctatgacgc ccgcgacgtt gccgtatcgg gtgatggtaa atacgtcatc ggcggtgcct
    50941 attggccgcc gcatttcgcc atcgtcgacg ccgaaaccat ggagccgaaa aaggtcgtct
    51001 cgacccgggg ctacaacgtg gacggggatt atgtggaaga ggcccgcgtg gccgccatct
    51061 acaccacccc gaacgagccc acatggatcg tggccgtcaa ggaactcggt cagctttggc
    51121 aggtggacta ctccgacctg gacaacctgc ggatcgacaa gatcgacagt gccaagttcc
    51181 tgcatgacgg gttctttgat ccgaccggcc gttacttcca gatcgccgca aacgcgtcga
    51241 acaagatggt cgtggtcgat accgagactc acaagctgga agctctgatc gacaccgcgc
    51301 cgctgccgca ccccggcccg ggcgccaact gggatgaccc gaattgtggc ccggttgccg
    51361 gtacaaccca cctgggtgaa ggcacggtca ccgtttgggg caacgacccc gaaggtcgcc
    51421 cggacgacgc ctggaaagtc tgctatgagg tggaaaccga cggacccggc ctgttcattc
    51481 ggacacaccc ggaatcggat tacatctggg ccgaccagac caagcacccc gagcctgaga
    51541 ttcagcaatc ggtgcaggtc atcgacaagg caaccggtga gatcgtgaaa acgatccaga
    51601 tcaccgaaga ggaaggcaac gtcgccgtcc acttcgagtt caaccaggac ggctccgagg
    51661 tctgggtttc caagtggaac cgctcgacct cgaaagaggc caatggtgag atcgtgatct
    51721 tcgacgccaa gacgctggaa gagatcggcc gcgtgaaggg tctgtttgcc ccgaccggca
    51781 agttcaacgt ctacaaccgc tcaaaccacg tcacctgacg ggtttgaaac caacacagga
    51841 aagggcgggc ccctcgcccg ccctttcttc gtttgagaca tcagccaaac tcaccggcct
    51901 gccatccaag gccagacaag acagccaaaa cggagcccgg atatgacctc cgaaccggat
    51961 aagaaaaaac cgatctggcg ccggtatttc ctgtggggaa tgcccgtggc cggtattgcc
    52021 gtcgcgttcg tcgccggcat catcttctgg ggcgggttca acaccgccat ggaagccacc
    52081 aacaccaagg aattctgcgt ctcgtgccac gagatgcgcg atttcgtcta tgaggaatac
    52141 accggcacga tccacgacgt gaaccgctcg ggcgtgggcg cggtctgttc cgactgccac
    52201 gtgcccaagg actggacgca caagatcatc cgcaagatca aagcgtccag agagctgtat
    52261 ggcaaaatgg tcggcaccat caacacccgc gaaaagttcg aagccaagcg cgtacatctg
    52321 gccatgaacg aatgggagcg gatgaaggcc accgactcgc gcgaatgccg caactgtcac
    52381 gattttgaat cgatgatgcc ggaattccag aaaccccgcg cccgtcagca gcacctgaat
    52441 gccatgacgg ttggtcagac ctgtatcgac tgccacaagg ggatcgcaca ctcggacgcc
    52501 cgtgaccggg ccgaagaaga atatctggaa aagctcgaag ccccgaaccc tgatttcatt
    52561 cgcgaaatcc ccgccgaata cctggccagt ctggaacgga tcgaagccaa ggaagccgcc
    52621 gaggccgaag ccgaaaaggc cgcacgcgtc gcccagcaag aggccgtgca ggcccagatc
    52681 gcagcagcgg tcgatgcggc cgtggctgaa gaacgcgcca aagcctctgg cgaggaagcc
    52741 gcagcacctg caggcggtgg cagcgatgtt ggcaccaata tcgactgggc cgctgttccc
    52801 ggtgcggact tgaaactgtt ctaccccgga caggcctcgt tcgaatgggt ccagaacggc
    52861 agatcccacg gcggcgctcg cccgttgacc aagggcggag atcagtgcac gacctgtcac
    52921 gccaaggaac tcgacacgat cggtaacaat atcgtggccg gtggtgagct tgaaccaact
    52981 ccgatcccgg gcaaacgcgg tgtgatcgat gcgaccgtgc aggccgcgca tgatgatgag
    53041 accctgtata tccgtctgca atggccggat gcgggccaca atcctgcgcc cttcgtcgat
    53101 ggcggcaaga tggaccccga caaccagatc aaggttgcca tgatgatcac cggcaccggg
    53161 atcgagatgg gcgatcaggt gggctgctgg gcctcgtgcc acgcggacaa cagctatatg
    53221 ccctttgatc cgggtgccga agccatcgcc gcaaacgggg atgtctcggg tcggctgagc
    53281 acgcaggaca cggtgaccaa atacatcagc gaaagccgga ccgaggtcga gatcaaaggc
    53341 cgtcgtggca aggcgctggg tggctgggac aagctgcagg ccgccgatca gatcgaacag
    53401 tatctggccg atggcaccta tctggacctg atgcgcgtct atgcggacgg cagcgccacc
    53461 aacggctatc tgctggagca gcgcgtggtc aatgacggcg aaatcgccgc ctcggccagt
    53521 ctggatgcgg gcatgtggac cgtggtgttc acccgtccgc tgaactcggg cgcgcccggc
    53581 gatgtgccgc ttgaggccgg tcagacctat acggtgggct ttgccatcca cgatgacttt
    53641 gccgccgcac ggttccacca cgtgacgctg gataccagcc tggcgctgga cgacgacagc
    53701 gccttcatca acgtggtcaa acaataaggg acaggggccg ggcattccgg ccccttccgt
    53761 tcagaagagg agacttggac gatgaaaccc caacaccttc ttcccgcgct gctgcttctg
    53821 gccgcgcccg cctgggcaga ggacaccacc gcgctgtgtg ccgaggccga ggaacgctat
    53881 gtcgagctgt tcggtcagcc cacctccgcc gtcgaggatg ccgaggtggt gctgatgtac
    53941 aaatacaact tctgtccatt cgagcggacc gtgaaggcgg gcaccacggt gcgctgggtc
    54001 aatgtggaca aacgcaccag ccattcggtg ctgctgaaag acggcagcga gcccgaaagc
    54061 gaccggttgt tccccgagga aacggtcgag ctgaccttcc tcacccccgg accgcaggat
    54121 tacctgtgcg ggccgcactg ggagacacag aacatgatcg gaatgatcac cgtcgaaccc
    54181 tgagccgagg cagacataca ggcagaatga aggggcgcgg gaccaattcc cgcgctcctt
    54241 aacttatgtc aaggaggttc cttttcgatt gcgccagtct gccgtcatga ctcgcccggc
    54301 tcgcccagca acgtcccaaa ttcgctgcgg atttgcgcag gcacaccggg ctccgaagac
    54361 attcagacca agcgagtgtg cacatgagcg gtaaggtttt tctgattggc gcaggtcccg
    54421 gcgaccccga actgatgacc ctgcgcgcgc tgcggatgct gcaagaggcg gacgtggtgg
    54481 tttatgatcg cctggtctcg gccgatatcc tcaatctgca cgccgacggc gtacgcctga
    54541 tcccggtggg caaggcaccg aaatgccata ccgtgccgca ggatcgcatc aatgaaatcc
    54601 ttgtcgaaga agcccgcgcc ggtcacaccg tagcgcgcct gaagggcggc gacccgatga
    54661 tcttcgggcg cggctcggaa gaggcggcgc atctgatggc aaacggcatc ccggtcgaat
    54721 acgcgccggg aatcactgcc gcgcaaggcg catcctgttc caccggcgtg ccgctgaccc
    54781 atcgtgggct ggcaacctcg gtgcaatatg tcaccgggca tcggcaggcc gacaaggtgc
    54841 tggatctgga ctggaagcgt ctggccgatc ccgacacgac gctggtggtc tatatgggcg
    54901 tcgccaatat cggccagatc gccatgggcc tgatgaccga aagcctgccc ggctcgaccc
    54961 cggttctggc cgtgggcaaa gcgaccaccc cggacgaaca tcgcatggtg tcccggctgg
    55021 atcggctggc ggctgatgtc cgcgccgccg acctgaaagc gcccacgctg ttcatcattg
    55081 gcaaggttgt gtcgctttac gccgaacggt ctgtggcaga attgctggag caggccaatg
    55141 gctaagcttg gacgccgata cgctgcgccc ggcagcagcg ccagacaacg cccgaccgcc
    55201 ccccgcagcc ggtcgctgac atcagttctg ctcacctctg ccgtgctggt ggccacaacc
    55261 gcgttcgctg ccgacacgct tgatcccaac gcattgaagc ggctggtcca tcaggattgc
    55321 ggttcatgcc acgggctgtc gctgaaaggc ggtcttggct ccgacctgcg atccgagacg
    55381 ctggaacatt acgacgcgga catcctgacc ggcgtcatcc tcgacggtat ccccgacacc
    55441 gcgatgcccc cctggcggcc cctgatcagt caggaagagg ccgaatggat cgcccgttac
    55501 cttctggaac cggaggcaca atgaaacagc tcatctttac ccttgcggcc accctgatga
    55561 tgaccaccgc gcaggcggaa cccaccgcca ccggagatct ggggctggtg atcgaacggg
    55621 ccaagggctc ggtcctgctg gtcgatcaat ccgaccgcgc ggcgctggcg cggatcgaag
    55681 ggctgggcga tctgtcccat gcctcattgg tctattcgcc cgatgaacgt ttcgcctatg
    55741 tgttcgggcg cgacggcggt ctgaccaagg tcgatatcgt cacccgccag atcgcaggcc
    55801 gcgtggtgca ggcgggcaac gccatcggcg gtgcgatctc ggacgatggg caactggtcg
    55861 ccgtgtcgaa ctatgaaccc ggcggcgtgc gggtgttcga cgccgagacg ctggagatgg
    55921 tcgccgacat ccccaccggc agcaaaacca tcggtctggt cgatgcaccg ggccgccggt
    55981 ttgtcttcac catgtgggac acgggcgaga cctggattgc cgatttcgcc gcaggcgcac
    56041 ccgcaatcac caagatcccc gagatgggta agaaccccta tgacgcgctg atcaccgcaa
    56101 atggccgcac ctatatcacc ggcctgttcg gcgaggacgg cctgaccgcg ctggacctgt
    56161 gggccgagat gcctgaaccc atccgcgtgc tgcccaacta tgggcgcggg caagaggaga
    56221 tgccggtcta caagatgccc cacctcgaag gctgggcgct gacgggccgc gaattcgtgc
    56281 tgcccgccgt cggccatcac gaggttctgt ggatcgatgc cgacaccctg accgagaccg
    56341 ggcgcaccca aacccacggc cagccggtct ttgccatggc ccgacctgac gggcggcagg
    56401 tctgggtgaa tttcgcccac ccgctgaacg acacgattca ggtgatcgat tccgtgacca
    56461 aggacatcat ccacgaattc aaaccgggtc cggcggtact gcatatggag ttcacgccgc
    56521 gcggacatga ggtctggatc agtgtgcgcg acgcaaacaa ggtcatggtc tacgacacgc
    56581 aaacgtttga gaaactgcgc gagatcgagg ccgacagccc atccggcatt ttcttcaccg
    56641 ctcgcgcgca cagaacgggg ttgtaagcga tggaacatat caccgacccc gccgaccgcc
    56701 gcctgctgga cgagtttcaa cgcgactttc ccatcaccga ccgcccgttt caggtgctgg
    56761 cccatcttct ggggctggac gaggccgaag tgctgaaccg tctggttcgc atgcgcgcca
    56821 caggccggat cacacgggtg ggcgcgacca tcgcgccggg gacggtatcg gccagcactc
    56881 tggccgctgt tgccgcgccc gaggaccggc tggaacaagt ggctgctctg atcgacgccg
    56941 aacccggcgt gaaccacaat tatcagcgtg aagacgactg gaatctgtgg ttcgtggcca
    57001 ccggtccgga ccgccagcat gtcgatgaca cgctgacccg catcagccag cgcacagggt
    57061 tgcgtgtgct ggatttgcgg ctggtgcgtc cgttcaacat cgatctgggc tttcgcatgg
    57121 cgggtgacgc gcaggcggtt ccgaaccggc gcaaggtgga ccgttccgcc atgcaacccg
    57181 gcgaccgcgg gctgttgcag gcgctgagca ccgggctacc gctggtcgcc gaaccctatg
    57241 ccgcgctggc gcaatcgctg gatcgcgatc ccaatgaggt gatggcgcgg atcggggcgc
    57301 tgcacatggc gggcattgtc tcgcgccttg gggtcatcgt gcggcaccgg gccctgggct
    57361 ggtcggccaa tgcaatggtg gtctgggacc tgccgtcaca gcagatcgac cgcgccggtc
    57421 cggcccttgc ggcccatccc ggcattaccc tgtgttacga gcgccgcccg gtcgcgggcc
    57481 tctggcccta tcgtctgtat tccatgatcc acgcccgttc gcgccccgag gcgcgcgcgg
    57541 tactggccgg ggccgccgcg ctgccggaac tggccggtgt ccggcacaag gtattgttct
    57601 cgacccgctg cttcaaacag accggcgcgc tgatcaaacc gaaggaggcc gccgcatgac
    57661 actggacgca accgaccgcg ccatcctgaa ccgaatgcag gatgacctgc cgctgacacc
    57721 gcatccctat gccgaagtgg cgcggaatct gggaatttcg gaagctgatc tgctgacccg
    57781 gttggcacgc atgaaagaag atcgcgtgat cacccggttc gggccgttct tcgacgccgc
    57841 tgccatgggc ggggcgttct gtctgtgtgc aatggcggtg ccgagcgcgg atttcgaaac
    57901 cgtcctgacc aaagtcaatg cacatccaga ggtcgcccat aattatgaac gcacgcaccg
    57961 gctgaacatg tggttcgtgc tggccaccga aacgcccgag gggatcgagg ccgctgccga
    58021 tgccattgaa cgggaaacgg ggatcaaggt tctccgtttc cccaaactgc aggaattctt
    58081 catcggtttc cgggtggcgg catgatcgac gcaaaggaca gagagattat cgaagcgctg
    58141 caaggcggcc tgccgctggc gcccgcgcct tatgccgccg tggccgacag gttgggtatg
    58201 gacgagggca cgcttctcga tcgtttggct gaattgaagg cgcgcggtgt catccgccgc
    58261 atcgctgctg cgcccaatca ctataagctg ggaatgacct cgaacggtat gactgtctgg
    58321 gatgtcgagg acagccgcat cgccgaactg ggcgcgcaga tcggtgccct gccctttgtt
    58381 acccactgct atgaacgccc ccgcgctttg cccgactggc cttacaactt gtttgccatg
    58441 gtccacggtg ctgaccggga tgaggtcgag gaaaaacgcg cgcagatcgc ggatatcctt
    58501 ggcgatgcct gcggcgcgaa agatatcctc tattccacgc gcatcctgaa gaagaccggg
    58561 ctgcgcctga aaaagaaagg ctgagacatg ttccgcctga ccgaatacat gcaccagttg
    58621 gtgaaaccga ccccggtgcg caaacgccgc tccgggccgg tgaaaccggt ggtgatctgg
    58681 aacctgacac gacgctgcaa cctgaaatgc cgccattgct ataccgtttc ggcggatgtg
    58741 gcattccccg gtgagctgag ccatcagcaa gccatggaaa cccttgagga tctgggccaa
    58801 tttcgcgtcc cggccctgat cctctcgggt ggggagccgc tggaccggtt cgatttcttc
    58861 gacatcgcca cacgcgcacg caagctggtg ccgatgctgg cgctttccac caacggcacg
    58921 aaaattcacg gcgaaaccgc cgaccggatt gccgatgtgg gattcagcta tgtcggtatc
    58981 tcgctggacg ggatcggggc caccaatgac tggtttcgcg gggtcgaggg tgcctttgcc
    59041 gatgccctgc gcggtgtgcg cgaatgcaag cggcgcagca tcaaggtggg gctgcggttc
    59101 tgcctgactg aaggcaccca gcatcacctg cccgatctgc tgcaattgtg cgacgacgaa
    59161 ggggtggaca agttctatct gtctcacctc gtctatgccg ggcgcggcga caagaatcgg
    59221 ggtgaggatg ctgaacacct gcgcacccgc aaggggatgg acctgttgct ggatcgcgcg
    59281 tgggaggcgg cttcgggcgg gcgtccgctg gatatcgtga ccggcaataa cgatgcggat
    59341 gcggggtatt tcctgaattg ggtccgggcg catttcgatg cggaaaaggc cgcgcatgtg
    59401 cgcgaacatc tggccgcctg gggtggcaat tccagcggtt tgggcgtggc caatatcgac
    59461 aatctgggcc gcgtgcatcc cgatacctat tggtcggatt acaccgtcgg caacgtcaag
    59521 acggccccgt tttcccagct gtggaccggt ggcgatcaga tgctggagct gctgcgcacc
    59581 cgtccaagac cgctgaaagg gcgctgtgga gcgtgccagt tgaaggatgt ctgtggcggc
    59641 aacacccgca tccgggccct gcaactgaca ggcgatccgt gggccgagga cccggcctgc
    59701 tatctgtcaa acgaagaaat cggcgtgcag gacgcaggcg agcgtctgca ggtcacgccg
    59761 ttccggggga aaagccatga tccggcgcat cagttctttt gacaccgttg gctctgcccg
    59821 cccagccagt gcgcgggtgg tgagcgcggg agcctccggc gggagtattt ttaaaaagat
    59881 gaagacgggg gctttgtgcg cagccctgag tgtgggcgca gcctgggctg atgccccatc
    59941 ggattatgcc gagttttgcg cctcgtgcca cggtgagaac cggttgggcg gggtgggtcc
    60001 ggcgttgatc cccgagacat tgaagcggat gcgcgggccg cgcgtggcgg cggtgattgc
    60061 cgaggggcgc gcggcgacgc agatgcccgc gttttcgcat gaactggacg cgttgcagat
    60121 tgaggaattg gctggctggc tgaaatctcc gctggagagt gatcccgaat ggggcgaggc
    60181 tgatatcatg gccagccgca ctctggacga ggattatgtg tcggtagacg cgcctgtctg
    60241 ggacagcgat ccgatgaaca tcacgctggc cgttgagacc ggcgatcacc atgtcagcgt
    60301 tctggatggc gacacgttcg aggttctgga ccggttcgag acgcccttcg ccgtgcatgg
    60361 cgggccgaag ttcagcccgg acgggcgcta tgtcttcatc atgtcgcgcg atggctgggt
    60421 gcagaaatat gacatctggg cgctgaaaca ggtgggacgc gtgcgcgcgg gcctgaacag
    60481 ccgtaacatc gccatgtcgg gggatggcaa atgggtggcg gtggcgaatt acctgccgaa
    60541 ctcgctgacg ttgctttcga ccgaagatct gtcagtggcg aaagtcattg aagtcaaaag
    60601 caaaaagggc gtccccagcc gagtctcggc cgtgtatcag gcaccgccgc gggagagctt
    60661 tgtgctggcg ttgaaggatg tccccgagat ctgggaggtc ttctacgggg ccaatccgcc
    60721 gcagtttggg ctgggccatg atttccgcat cgaaggacag ttcaaaaacc ccgatccctt
    60781 ccctgtacgc aaaatcacta cgcccgatta tctggacgat ttctttttcg atcagaccta
    60841 tgaatacgtc atgggtgcgt cccgagacgg caagggtggg caagtgatcg atctggtgat
    60901 cgggcacaag gtggccgatc tggacctgcc cgggatgcct catttaggtt cggggattac
    60961 gtggaaacgt ggcgatacca ccgtgatggc gacgccgcat ctaaccgatg gcaccgtgtc
    61021 ggtgatcgac atgcagacat gggaaaccgt caagcggatc aagaccgaag ggccggggtt
    61081 tttcatgcgc agccatgaga attcacctta cgtctgggct gatgttttct ttggcccgaa
    61141 caaggatgcc atgcacgtga tcgacaagca aagccttgaa atcgtgaaaa ctttgcgtcc
    61201 cgcgccgggc aagaccgttg ctcatgttga gtttaccaag gatggcagtc acgcgctggt
    61261 ttcgatctgg gaggatgatg gcgcggtgat cgtctatgac gcgcagacgc tggaagagat
    61321 acgccgcctg ccgatgcgca aaccgtctgg gaagtacaat gtctggaaca aaatcacctt
    61381 ctcggaaggc accagccact gatggcaaat ggccggtctg gaaactggcc atcttgctgt
    61441 atccggccac gatgctgacc gtggcgatca acctgttcct gctgggtttg atcctgcacg
    61501 gcatcggatt cagcgtgatc cgcccggttc cggcgatcct gtggtcgatc cctctgggcg
    61561 ttccggccgc gtggttggcg gggcgctggt tgcggggcct gatggatgag gcagacggtt
    61621 gatttcaatc cataaaatcg gaaagtcgca ccacctgacc taagtcaagt atcgcaccga
    61681 gagaatcctc tagaacgcag gcatagcttc ccgagtcgga gtctccatgt ccgccctgac
    61741 ccatctgcac aatctccctg tccgcgcggt tcgcgcggca gccgggttgg cgggcatact
    61801 ccttctgttg ttgcagagct ttgctccggc gctggcgagt cccggtcaaa gtgtctggat
    61861 ggagatctgc tcggagggcg gcgcggtctg ggtcgaggtt gaccttggag aaggccccga
    61921 agatccgacc gcgccctgcc cgaaatgcgc cgaatgcgcg ctgtgcgcga tcacaagcgc
    61981 ggcacccgtt ccggagatgg cgcaaacgcc gcagtccgga atcgtccaat ttgtacaggt
    62041 ccaaaaccgt gtatctttcg tgttgtacaa ctcgaattgg ctgtggcccg aaacccgggg
    62101 acccccagcc gcgacccaag acataacgga acgcgccctg cgcgcgtcca tggcgtccac
    62161 ccaactatcc ggaggtgcgc cgtggtcgta agtcgcgcat accaccttgt gctggccttt
    62221 gccctgtcct gtctgatggc gatcagcgcc gatgccgaca gccttgccag cttcctgccc
    62281 gagcttgagc ccgccgatct ggcgcccggt gccgatgcct ttggcccggt gcgcgatgac
    62341 gtcaagattg cgcccgtcct gaagggcggc gagaccgtgg cctgggcttt tctgacatcc
    62401 gatttcgttg gcaccaccgg ctattccggc aagcccatcc atgtggttgc ggccatagac
    62461 gatgatgcgg tgctgaccgg ggtgaagctg gtcaagcact cggaacccat cgtgctgatc
    62521 ggcatcccca attcgcgcat ggttgagctg accgaaggtt atgccggtct ggacctcaaa
    62581 cgcgaagccg agaccggggg cgaggggcat gacctcgaca tcatctcggg ggcgacggtg
    62641 acgatcatgg tgatcgacga cagcctcgtg cgcggcggca tcaaggtggc gcgggcgctg
    62701 gggctgggcg gtttgtctcc gctgcaggcc gaagggccga agcgcgaggt cgatctggca
    62761 caggatgcgg tgtacgactg gaccaccctg tcgggtgacg gctcggtccg gcggctgacg
    62821 ctggatatcg ggcagatcaa cgcggcgttt gaggccaccg gtgatcaacg ggccatcaaa
    62881 cgcccggaac cgggcgcgcc ggatgatacc tttatcgaca tgcatatggc gctggtctcg
    62941 gtgccgtcga tcggcaaatc gctgctgggc gaggccgaat atcagaacct gttgaactgg
    63001 ctggacgagg gcgagcaagc cattctggtg ctggggcgcg gggcctacag cttcaaggga
    63061 tcgggctatg tgcggggcgg tatctttgac cggatacagc tgatccaggg cgacagctcg
    63121 gtccggttct tcgacaagca acagcgccgg ttgggcaagg ttgcggcagc ggatgcgccc
    63181 accttcaccg aactcgacat cttcaaaatc cccgccgatg ccgagttcga tccggccgag
    63241 ccgttccgcc tgcaactgct ggtgcaaagg gccgtgggcg cagtagaaaa gacattcctg
    63301 accttcgatc tgggctacaa gctgccggaa cagtacctgt tgccggtcgc cgcacctgcg
    63361 gtggtcgatg acgccaccgg cgaggccgcc gccaaggccg cgctatggca gcgcatctgg
    63421 aaggaccgca ccgtcgagat cggggtgctg ggtgtgatgt tgctggtgct gacggcgacg
    63481 ttcttcttcc agttccacgc caccatgaac gcccgcgtct tttactggtt ccgcatcggc
    63541 tatctgacca tgacgctgtt cttcatcggc tggtacgcca atgcacagct gagtgtggtg
    63601 aacctgatgg cgctggcggg cagcctgcgc accggcttta gctgggatgc cttcctgctg
    63661 gacccgctgg tcttcattca gtggttcgcc gtggccgccg cgctgctgtt ctggggacgc
    63721 ggggcctatt gcggctggct gtgcccgttc ggcgcgctgc aggaactgac caacaagatc
    63781 gcgcgtgcgc tgaaggtgcc gcaatggacc ctgccctggg gcctgaacga acggctgtgg
    63841 ccggcgaaat acatgatctt ccttggactc ttcgggctca gctttgtgtc gatcccgctg
    63901 gccgagacct atgccgaaat cgagccattc aagaccgcga tcattctgaa attcatgcgc
    63961 gactggccgt ttgtggtctt tgcgcttgcc ctgctgggga tcgggctgtt cgtcgaacgg
    64021 ttctactgcc gctatctctg cccgttgggc ggcgcgctgg cgatccctgc ccgtattcgc
    64081 atgttcgact ggctgcgccg ctacaaggat tgcggcacgc cgtgtcagac ctgcgccaac
    64141 gaatgccccg ttcaggccat ccaccccacc ggtgagatca acccgaacga gtgcgtcacc
    64201 tgcctgcatt gtcaggtgct ctatcagtcc gagagcaaat gtcccgtcgt tatccgccag
    64261 cttaaacggc gggccaagac agggtcggtc aacatcaaga ccccgctcgg acaaccaccg
    64321 gcgaaccatc cgaacgccaa accgcaatct gtttcctaaa aggaggaacg atcatgtcgg
    64381 aacacgataa gaaactgaac gtcacacgcc gcgggctgct gggtgcatct gcaaccggcg
    64441 ccgtgctggc cggaaccggt ctgggcagca ccctgatgac cgcgaaagag gccagcgccg
    64501 ccgccaatgc cgcgctggag cccggtgagc tggacgaata ttacggcttc tggtcctcgg
    64561 gtcagaccgg cgaggtgcgc atccttggcg tgccgtccat gcgcgagctg atgcgcattc
    64621 cggtgttcaa ccgctgctcg gccaccggct ggggccagac caacgagtcg ctgaaagtgc
    64681 tgaccgaagg gctgctgccc gagaccaagc agtatctggc cgccaacggc aaggtcacct
    64741 atgacaatgg cgacctgcac cacccgcata tgtccttcac cgatggaacc tatgacggtc
    64801 gctatctgtt catgaacgac aaggccaaca cccgcgtggc gcgtatccgc tgcgacgtga
    64861 tgaaatgcga caagatcatc gagatcccga acgcgcatga catccacggt ctgcgtccgc
    64921 agaaatatcc gcgcaccggt tacatcttcg ccaatggcga acacgaggcg ccgctggtca
    64981 atgatggcga aatcctcgac gatccgtcgc aatacgtgaa catcttcacc gccatcgacg
    65041 gtgacacgat ggagatcgca tggcaggtga tggtgtcggg caacctcgac aacaccgatt
    65101 gcgactatca gggcaaatac gcgttctcga cgtcttataa ctcggaaatg ggtatgaacc
    65161 tggccgagat gaccgagaat gagctggacc acgtggtcgt gttcaacctc aaaggcatcg
    65221 aagacgcgat tgctgctggc aactatcagg agctgaacgg cgtcaaggtc gtggacgggc
    65281 gcaaagaggc gggcggcaac ctgacccgtt acatcccgat cccgaactcg ccgcatggtg
    65341 tgaacgccgc gcccgacaag aaacacatca tgatcaacgg caagctgtcg ccgaccgttt
    65401 cggtgatcga tgtggaaaag gtcgacgcgc tgtttgccga caacgccgat ccgcgctcgg
    65461 ccatcgtggc ggaaccgcag ctgggtctgg gcccgcttca caccgcgttt gatggcaagg
    65521 gcaatgccta taccaccctg ttcctggaca gccaggtggt gaaatgggac atcgccaagg
    65581 ccatcgaagc ctttggtggt gcggatgtcg atccgatcct cgacaaggtg gatgtgcatt
    65641 atcagccggg ccacaactcg acctcgatgg gtgaaaccgc cgaagccgat ggcaagtggc
    65701 tgatttcaat gaacaaattc tcgaaagacc gcttcctgaa cgtgggtccg ctgaagcctg
    65761 aaaacgagca gttgatcgac atctcgggcg acaagatgaa ggtggttcat gacgggccga
    65821 cctttgcgga accgcatgac tcgatcatcg tgcaccggtc caaggtgaac ccggtcaatg
    65881 tctgggatcg caacgacccg atgtgggaag aggcgcgcca gcaggcagcc gccgatggtg
    65941 tagaccttga agaaggcgcc gaggagccga tccgcgatgg caacaaggtg cgggtctaca
    66001 tgacctcgac cgcgccggtg ttcagccttg agaagttcac cgtcaaacag ggtgacgagg
    66061 tgacgctgta tgtcaccaac ctggatgacg tggatgacgt gacccacggg ctgtgcctgt
    66121 cgaacttcgg catcgcgatg gaggttgcgc cgcaggccac cgcctcggtc accttcatcg
    66181 ccgaccgtcc gggcgtgcac tggttctatt gccagtggtt ctgccacgca ctgcacatgg
    66241 agatgcgcgg ccggatgttc gttgagccgc ggagcgcgta accatgcgtt ggtccctgct
    66301 cataccgttc ctgctcggct cgcccctttg ggcggcggat tgggatgtgc ccaaccgggc
    66361 gggggccatc aacgagatac ttgcgcaggc ggcggttgga gacaccctcc gcctgagccc
    66421 cggcgtttat gctgaaagac tggtgctgga ccggcccatc acaattgatg ggctgggaca
    66481 ggccaccatt gacggccaag gcgaaggcag cgtcatcacc gtaaccgggc cgggcgtgac
    66541 ggtgcgcggg ctgacggtga tcggctcggg ctctggccat gacgggatcg acagcggcat
    66601 ccagctgacc aagacggccc atgcgccggt ggtcgaggat aacgtgctgc taggcaatct
    66661 ctatggcgtc gatattcatg gagccaagga cagcatcgtg cgccgcaacc ggatcgaggg
    66721 gcggcaagac cgccacatga acgcgcgcgg caacggggtc tatgtctgga acgcgccggg
    66781 tgcggtggtc gaggataacg acatccgcta tggccgcgac gggatcttcg tgaactcgtc
    66841 gaagaagaac accttcaccg gcaacctgtt ccgcgatctg cgttttgccg tgcattacat
    66901 gtatgcggac aattcggtgg tcagcgacaa tgtctcgatc ggcaacgatc tgggctatgc
    66961 ggtgatgttc acgagtaatg tgactgtcgc caacaatgtc tcgatcggcg accgcgaaca
    67021 tggcgtgatg ctgaattatg ccaacaagag cgttatcacc ggcaacgtgg tgaaaggtgc
    67081 gaaagagaaa tgcaccttcc tctataactc gaacaagaac gaattcaccg acaactggtt
    67141 ccagggatgc ggcatcggca tccactttac cgccgggtct gaacgcaacc ggatcgtcgg
    67201 caacgccttt gtcggcaacc ggacgcaggt gaaatacgtc tcgaccaaat gggtcgagtg
    67261 gtccgaagac gggcgcggca attactggtc cgattttgcc gccttcgatg tggatggcaa
    67321 cggcatcgcc gatgccccct atcgccccaa tgactcgatg gaccatgtgc tgtggaccca
    67381 acccgcagcc aaattgctgc tcggctcccc tgccgtgcag ctggtgcgct ggtcgcaagc
    67441 ggccttcccg gcgcttctgc cgggtggcgt gatggacagc aacccattga tgcaagcccc
    67501 tgaaccccca gctatgaaaa aggtgcctca tgacggataa ggccctgtca atcgaccatg
    67561 ttctcaagga ccgtggaaaa acccgcgtcc ttgacgatat caccctgtct cttgcccccg
    67621 gtcagcgcgt ggcgctgctg ggccataacg gtgcgggcaa gtcgaccctg atcaaatcca
    67681 tcctcggcct gacgccgatc cacggcggag ccatccggat cggagatgcc acccccggta
    67741 gtgctcaggc ccggcgcgag acggcctatc tgcccgaggc ggtgtcgttc catccggcgc
    67801 tgacgggccg cgagcagttg accctgttcg cgcagctttc aggcgcgaaa gccgatgtgc
    67861 ccggtctgct ggagcgcgtc ggcttgagcg atgcgctgga ccgccggatc ggagcgtatt
    67921 ccaaggggat gcggcaacgt ctgggtctgg cgcaggtgct gctgggccag cctaaggtgg
    67981 cgcttctgga tgagccgacg agcgggctgg acccgatctc gcggcaggat ttgtatgcaa
    68041 tcatcgatga gttggcggcg cagggcactg cggtactgat tgccagccat gcgctcaccg
    68101 aggtcgaggc ccgcaccgac cggatcgcca tcatgcgcaa aggccggatg gtggccgacg
    68161 acacgctgaa caacctgtcg gctctggccg gtctgccaat ccgcctgaag gtgcgcgcca
    68221 gcgccaacgc cgatgcgctg gccgcagaac tgggcggcaa ccggatcaac ggggcgtcgg
    68281 tggaactgct ctgcacgcct gaagacaaga tggaggcgct gcgccggatc gccgggttgg
    68341 gcgatgcggt ggcggatgtg gaaatgacgc cgcccaagct ggaagacctc tatcgccatt
    68401 acgcacagga ggatttgcaa tgacccgctt cctcgccatc acccgcaccg agatgttgat
    68461 cctgcgccgc aaccgctggc tactggtcgc cacgctgatc atggtgctgt tcgcgctggc
    68521 gctgaccttt gcgggcagcg cgcccaccgg cacgctgggc gtcgacatgc tgaccgtttc
    68581 ggttgcgtcg atgaccacgc tgtcggttta cctcgcgccg ctactggcgc tgatgatctc
    68641 gttcgaggcc atcgcgggcg acgtggaccg gggcagcctg tcgctgctgc tgtcctatcc
    68701 ggcgggacgc ggagaaatcc tgttgggcaa gttcaccgcc catctggccg cattggcctt
    68761 cgccatgacc gtcggattcg gcaccgcagg cgcggtggcc gccttctttg gcggcgcggg
    68821 gcctgaaagc ctgatggcgc tggcgcgtct catcctcaca tccatcctgc tgggcgctgt
    68881 ttttctggcg ctgggatacc tgctgtccgc tttggcaaag ggggccacgg cggcggcggg
    68941 tctgtcggcc gggctctggc tggtctttgt cgtcctctat gatctgggcc tgttgggggc
    69001 cgtcgtcatg gacaagggcg gcgctttcac ccaatccgtc tttccatggg tgatggtggc
    69061 caacccggcc gacgcgttcc gtctgtggaa catcgccgcg accgagggcg tcgcaatggc
    69121 atccggcatg accggggccg cgcaggccct gccggtctgg gccgcgcccg cctcgctgct
    69181 gctctggccg gtgctgggct ttgccctcgc gcggctggca ttccggaggg tcgagccatg
    69241 aaacgcctcg ccctgatcgc gctgatcgcg ctggcggcct gtaaggaaga ggtcgccgtt
    69301 gcccccgacc cggtcgatct gaccccggat gctctgagct atttctgcca gatgaacatc
    69361 gccgaacatg gcgggccaaa gggacagatc catctggaag gttaccccgc gccgctgttc
    69421 tttgcgcagg tgcgcgacat gctggcctat ctcaaaagcc ccgagcgtga cgccaagatc
    69481 actgcggttt acgtcagcga tatgggtgtg gcccccagtt ggcggcagcc ggggatttcc
    69541 aactggatcg cagccgatgg cgcaaccttc gtggtcggcg ccgatgtcgc cggcggcatg
    69601 ggcgcgcgcg aagttgtgcc ctttgcagaa cccgccgagg ccgaagcctt catcctgcgt
    69661 tatggtgggt ctgccctgcc cctgtccgag gtgcccgata cagaggttct gggccccgtc
    69721 gatctggacc tgattctgga gacccccgca tgacccgcct gacccgccgc cggttcctga
    69781 ccatttcggc cgcttgcgcc gctgtgcccg ccgctgccag cggcgtggcc caatggcgcg
    69841 gcatcgcgtt gggcgcgccc gccagcctgc ggctggaagg tctgacggat acgcaggccg
    69901 cgccgatctt cgctgcggtc gaggccgagc tgcaccggct tgaggatatt tttagccttt
    69961 atcgcacgcg gtcgcagatc agccggttga accgcgcggg ccgcctgcgt gaccctgcgc
    70021 ctgagctttt ggaggtgctg agcctgtgtt ctgcgctcca cgacgcgtca gagggggcct
    70081 tcgatccgac ggttcagccg ttatggctgg cgctcgccag cggggcggcg caggcgcatg
    70141 tggatcatgc gcgtcaggcg attggctgga acaaagtcca tattgacgcg gatgagattc
    70201 gtctgccgca gccgggacgg tcggcgatca cgttgaacgg gatagcgcaa ggggcggtca
    70261 ccgaccggat tgccgctttg ctccggtcct atggcctgcg cgatgttctg gtggatatgg
    70321 gcgaggtcgc cgcactgggt gaacgcggcg gcgctgagcc ctggcgcgtc ggactggccg
    70381 gaccggatgg catgatcgcc aaacggatca ctctgcggga ccgcgccgtt gccacctcgg
    70441 ccccggacgg cacgcggctg aacggtgggc tgggccatat cctgaaccct ctgggcgcgg
    70501 gtccgacaca tcgggcagtg tcaatatcgg ccccacaggc cgcggtggcg gacgggcttt
    70561 cgaccgcact ttgcgtgacc tcgccagacc ggaccaaggc cgtactggcc cgttttccgg
    70621 acgcccggat cgagatgctg atctgagcgc ctgacatcac gccaccgcct gatcatgata
    70681 cctgacgcca ccgcagcgtt tgacggcccg accgcggatc atcgagaagg caaagccggt
    70741 caggcgggct gctcggtcag catgcacaaa acacgcgcct cgggtccgat ctccagcgcc
    70801 tcccgcaccg ccgcgttcat caccgccgcg atgcccgccc cgcccgaggc gctggtgtcc
    70861 aaaccggcct cggccatggc cggcaattgc gcgacaactt cggaatcgtc cagcgtcagg
    70921 aacagatctg catcccgtgc cagcccgttc agggcaatca gcgatggttc tttgcagtcc
    70981 aaccgcccca tgatgctgtc cgggccatcg gcgaaaacgc actgcccggc ctcgatactg
    71041 gcctgcagcg ccggggctga accgggttcg accacggtaa tctgcggcgc gtccccccag
    71101 accttgcgcg cataggcggc cacggccccg gccatgccgc caaccccggc ctgcaacagg
    71161 atgtgggttg gtgcctcggg gcattgctcg gccgtttcca gcgccatttg cagatacccc
    71221 tccatcagca gacggggcag atcggtgtaa ccctcccacg agctgtccga cagcagggtc
    71281 cagccgttct gctgcgccgc ctgcgcggcg gcctccatgc tggcagcata gtcaacgcct
    71341 tcgcgtacca cctgcgcgtt ctgcgcccgc aacctatcgg caaagctctc gggtacggtt
    71401 tcggcaatgt aaaccaccgc atctgccccg aagacccgcg ccccggcggc catgctcatc
    71461 ccatgattgc ctgcgcttgc agtgacatag gtgcgcccgt tcagcatctt atcggctgcc
    71521 gcgtcggcct gacacgcaat gacataagcc gcgcccagcg ccttgaacga cccaagcccc
    71581 atccggggcc gctcatcctt gacccagagc tttgccaccg gtgccagcgc cgttgcatcc
    71641 accagcggtg tttcaacgaa atccgggcag aacaggcgat gccgccccaa ccccgaaatg
    71701 tcggtcgacg gataaggcgc atcatccgcc agtttggtcc cattctgata cgggttgctg
    71761 accgctttca tcgcgcgctc cttctgctga tccgccgacg agagcggaag ggtcaagccc
    71821 tgtcaaccgc gcgcttcggc ttcgctcaaa tccgatccgc gaaacgagcg tcttttcaat
    71881 ccatttggtt ggctgtaagt gtgtggcgat cctgttggtt tcggcctgat ccgccgcacg
    71941 aacaggtttg cgggcgtgat ggaatggtag acatatcgga cttaaaatcc gaaggccttg
    72001 gtgccgtgtg ggttcgagtc ccaccgcccg taccagtttc agttacaagc aaacaaatgc
    72061 gcgtataggg cgtgatcagg aaggccagag ggtccatccg gaccatgaag cttcacgcgc
    72121 tggtattcgt cccgtagagt aaacacatgc ctgatttccg aattttgaca cgagacactc
    72181 tccggcctct ggcagcgctg agcgtgcacg acgaacagtc tacgttcgtt gcatcaaacc
    72241 ttatgacgat cgcccaatcg agatttgaac cagggtccga gatttatggc atctgggaag
    72301 atgaaactcc tgtcgggttg ctggcagtcg tcgatatgtt ccatcccgat gcggatttgg
    72361 atgagggtga cgatcccgac ggcatatata tctggcggct tatggttgat caggcgcatc
    72421 agggcaaagg ccatggccgg tcggcattgg aattcgcaaa agcgctggct cagaagaagg
    72481 gccgtgcaaa tctggtaatc agtgttgtcg atgagcccgg aagcgcgttg gcgctctaca
    72541 aacggtttgg ctttgacccg acaggcggga ttgtcgacgg tgaggtcgag atggtcatgg
    72601 cactcagcta gcgcgctgct gaaatgagcc gcttatcaca gcccgctcag atgaccgaaa
    72661 tcacggcatt tgcggctttt acaaatcctg ccacggccac tgcgctggcc agcagaatgc
    72721 aacaaatctc aaatgcacta agcttcattt tgacccccat caaaacggat agcctgacct
    72781 agagcaattc gagtcgcgcg caaaggccgg gcacgtttac gcagcggaaa cttgctgcgg
    72841 ctgcggcgtg gaattgccta ggccatggtc tggggaactt tgcgatggtg tttgttgctt
    72901 gacctgtagc cgagctgcat cacttgccgg gtagacaaac gaggaagggc cggaaaggcc
    72961 gaatgcctgt caacacagca atcacctttc ggaataccgg gcaggtcaga cgccctgatg
    73021 aatacagtta cgggtgagtt gccatgaact tcgatcctcg ccaacacaaa actcagaaag
    73081 ttgggaccgt tgcgggtgaa atccaggtgg ctccgaaagc ggaaggatgc gactatgaag
    73141 caataagcgc ttgctttcca taagtatttt aatgggaagt ggtgcctcaa gagggactcg
    73201 aacccccgac cttgtcctta cgaaggacct gctctaccag ctgagctatt gaggcatgcg
    73261 acagatcgtt tagccgcagg gcgcgggcct tgcaaggggc agttcgcatg tgccgtgtgg
    73321 ttgaccggct agcattcctc gcccatcctg cgcctgaacc ggccgaggcc ttcgggtttg
    73381 ggcgggttat cagatatttg gcaaggtcat ttgaatgtcc gggatttcgc agaagactta
    73441 tgtgctggat acgcatcgcc tgcgcgaccc ggaacagacg ctggccatcg tcaggccgtt
    73501 tctcaaagac atgggaatca cgcgcattgc caatctgacc gggctggacc gggtcggatt
    73561 gccgacggtg atggtgacgc ggcccaattc gcgttcggtc gcggtgtcgc tgggcaaggg
    73621 attgtcgctg agcgcggcgc aggcctcggg ggtgatggag gcgatcgagt catggcatgc
    73681 ggagcggatc gagttgctgc tgcggctgtg cagccatgcc gatctggcgc gggatcacgt
    73741 ggtggatgtc gagcgtctgc cgcgcgtgac cggcggacag tttgatccgc atggcgcgat
    73801 gctttgggtg caggggcgcg atctgaacgc gggggcggcc tgttgggtgc cttatgagat
    73861 ggtggatacg gattacacga cctctccggt cgccgggcaa agggcgtttc cgcgcacgac
    73921 gaacggtctg gcctcgggca atgacgtggt cgaggccagt tgccatgcga tttgcgagct
    73981 gatcgagcgg gatgccacaa cgctgtggca ccaccggggg gtgacgccgc gcgttgatcc
    74041 ggacacggtg gatgatccgc gttgccgtca ggcgatggac cagatcgtgg cggcggggct
    74101 ggatctgggg atttgggata cgacttcgga tattggcatt gccagttttc gctgtgtgat
    74161 ctgcgaggcc ggagaggtca ccggccatat cggcatcggc gatggctgtc accccgaccg
    74221 cgccatcgcg ctgctgcgag cactgaccga agcggcgcag acgcgactga cctatatctc
    74281 gggcgcgcgc gatgatctgg accccgggga gttctcggac gaagcgcgca catggcgcag
    74341 ccggtatatc cgtgagttga tcgatggcgc gccggcgacc gtgtgtttca ccgattgccc
    74401 atcgcatgtc acgggatcgt tcacggaaga cctagagctg ctgctgacct gtctgtcggt
    74461 ggtcggcatg ggccaggtgg tgacggtcga tctgtcccgg cccgagatcg acatcgcagt
    74521 catccgcgcg atcatcccgg ggctggaggc cccgcatgac gatcccgatt acgtggcagg
    74581 cccaagggca cgggcggtga cggcatgagc gtggtcatct tcgtcggccc caccctgcgg
    74641 cccgaagcgg tacaggagca tctggacgcg accatcctgc ccccggtccg gcaaggggat
    74701 gtgtatcgcg tggtgcgtga caagccgcgg gcgattggta tcattgacgg gtatttcgac
    74761 ggcgtgccct cggtctggca caaggaaatc ctgtgggcgc tggaacaggg catcccggtc
    74821 tttggcagcg ccagcatggg cgcgttgcgg gcggcggaac tttccgattt cgggatgatc
    74881 ggcgtcggac gggtgttcga tgattacctc agcggcgcga ttatggatga tgacgaggtg
    74941 gcggtgctgc atggccccgc cgagttgggc tttatgccgc tgagcgagcc gatggtatca
    75001 atccgtgcca cgctgggcat ggcacagacg gccggggtgc tgtcggaaga ggatgcccag
    75061 atcctgttgg aggctgccaa ggctctgcac tatcgcgacc gggtttggga cagggtgatc
    75121 gcggcggcgg gcaccatctc gggtctggac gaatttcggg actggctgcc cgcggggcag
    75181 gtggatgcca agggcgatga cgcccgcgcg atgctggcgc agatggcgcg gtatctggag
    75241 gcagacaccg acacctccgc cgcgccacgc gtcgaacgca cgttggcctg gcgcgagctg
    75301 cgggatcggg tcaattcaga aaccacgccg ccagatcagg acgcgcgggc actggtggat
    75361 gagttgcggc tggaccccga cctttatgct cggttgcgcg accgcgccgc tttgcatctg
    75421 ctggcgcggg atgaggcgcg cagggccgaa caccgaccgg accgcgccac gctgcgaaaa
    75481 cacatggccg cgcacaggtt tggggcccgc ctgccccgtc aggccgatct gatggagtgg
    75541 ctgcaggaca acgacctgac gcttgcgcaa tacgaggcga tactgaccga ccgcgcccat
    75601 aaggatgcgg ccatcgcggc gcgcgcggat gatctggaca ccgccctgct ggccgagctg
    75661 cgccacgatg gtcactatgg agcgttgcgc gaccgggcac ggcgcaaggc cgagcggatc
    75721 aagggaccgg atcgggtgaa cggtacgggc agaatgcagt ctctggtctg gtattttgaa
    75781 acacggcttg accaggcggt gccggatgat cttgaatcct atgcaatcgc gcttggtctg
    75841 gacgggcgtg aggcgtttgt tgatctgatt gaagccgaat tcatgttttg ccgcgccgaa
    75901 ggtgaaccgg aacgataacg ggaggggaca ttgacgatct ggcccgatta ctcggaaaac
    75961 gaaactccgg gcacgcggtt cctgctgtat ccgcaatcgc cctatcttga gccgaattcg
    76021 aagcccgaac tggtcgagat ctcggccccg cagggtacga tcgggccggg gccgtcgggg
    76081 ccgcgcatgt atgcgatgta cccgatcgac aagacgatcc cctatggcac aatgatcgag
    76141 ggcgaggacg gccccgagat gtatctgcct gcctgggacg gttatatcct gccgccgccg
    76201 gaacccgatg agttcggcaa tttcatccat atcgaccccg acgatcctgc ctttgaggcc
    76261 gcgcatctgt ttggtgcggc ccatttcacc atggatgtgt gggaggggta tttcggccgc
    76321 ccgatcccct ggcatttcga acgtgatttc gaacggctgg aactgtcgct actgcccggc
    76381 ctcgacaacg cgcatatcgg ttgggggttt ctggaaaccg gcggtacccg tgaacatggt
    76441 gacgaatacc gcccctacag cctgaatttc gacgtggtgg cgcatgagat cggccatgcc
    76501 atcatctaca gcgtcatcgg cctgccatcc gaagaggatg cgacgggcga gtattacggc
    76561 ttccatgaat cggcggcgga tatggtggcg ctgctggcat cgctgcattt cggttcggtc
    76621 gtggatgagg tgctgaagaa cacgcgcggc aatctctata cctataaccg gctcagccgc
    76681 tttgccgaac tgtcgcagaa cgcgcagatc aggatcgccg ccaatgaccg gacgctgtca
    76741 gatttctcgc atggctggtc cagcgaacac gcgctgtcgg agccgctgac cggagcgatg
    76801 ttcgacattc tggtcgatat ctatcacgaa cggctggtcg cccatgacgt aatcgacccg
    76861 gaaatggagg agctgtcgga cgagttggaa ggcaccgacg aatacaatgc catcatgcag
    76921 gacctgttcg acgaacatta cgctgcagac cctgaaggtt tccgggtggc gctgatcgag
    76981 gcgcgcgatc tgctagggac ctacctggcc gacgcgtggg aaaagctgga ccccgacatg
    77041 ttgagctatt tcggcgtcga acgcgcactg gtcatggtcg atcaggagat cacaggcggc
    77101 gcgttccggc agatcatcga aggcaatttc cgcatgcgcg acatcggatt gacacgcccc
    77161 ggtccgcgtc tgagcaagcc cgatggcgcc agccacgccg catcggtccg cacattgtcg
    77221 cccgaggtga aagagcctta aagtctttgt ttttacctcg gttttatggc agtttatgcg
    77281 cacggggtga taatttgaca atcaacgcgc agtcaaatgc gcaaaccggg acagacgagg
    77341 ccagcggctg cgtcggcccc cgatagggag aaagtgatat gtctgagtcg ttactcagtt
    77401 tttccgaggt attattgttt gggcgagagt taaacgatct taaactgaaa cagaaatcgg
    77461 ttcgattggc gcttgagatt ccaggcgcgc tgccggcaca ggtcgatgtc attgacgggg
    77521 tgaaggtgaa agcccatgac cggattctgg ttcaaagcgg cgagaccgaa aatgaaatat
    77581 cgggcatcta caaggttgcc gacgtcggtg gcaatctgac gctcgtgaag cgcaagaaag
    77641 tcgagtttca gacattcgtc tacgtccaga agggccgcgt attcaagcat tccttctggg
    77701 aacaaacagc caatagccac aaacggcaaa tgttcgaaga acaggacgag cgcagaaggg
    77761 gtcgtggcgt caacaacttc atgggggacc agttcggagg cgatgcccgg ctggcccgga
    77821 tttatggctt cgcatatgac ggcacctatt acgagatgcc ggaaccgacg atcttcctgg
    77881 ttcatggcga gggcgaaagt gccacgggtg gcaacctgcc ccgcgggttc agccttgaaa
    77941 acaccggagg gccggacacg acacagcaag ctgcacgcgc tccgatgaac ccgtccgttt
    78001 cgggtgtcgc ggcggcggat tatcagatcg ccagcgatat tcgcgtctgg aactatgatc
    78061 aggccgatta caccctccgc atggacatcg ctgcgggtca gatcgaagag gtgctgctgg
    78121 acgtctattt cgaatatgac gcaccgatga tggccggggc caaggtcagt ggcgccaaag
    78181 tcagcggggc caaggtcagt ggtgccaaag tcagcggcgc caaggtcagc ggggccaagg
    78241 tgagcggtgc caaagtcagc ggcgccaagg cacggggcga ataggaccgg atatttccga
    78301 ggatcggggc gcgtggatca cgcgcccttt tttgtagctc agaacccggc ctttctcaga
    78361 ccttccagaa aatgctgagt gtcgtcttcc agcagatcgg gctggaccct cgtccagcgc
    78421 tccagcgaaa aattgggatg cgccgcgcga tgtttgtcgg caatctggcg cgccatatcc
    78481 atgtctccct tgtgcgcata gcttgcggcc agcacccgtt gcccctcggt cgggttgttc
    78541 atcttgttca cggccgcaat cacatcgtca tagcgcttga gattgtaata ggccccaccc
    78601 agatgccaga ggtactgatc cgggaaatag gggttcaggc gcatcgcctg ctgaaggtgt
    78661 tcgatcgcgg tctcattgtc gcctgaatgt gccagagcat ccgcataatc cgagtgcata
    78721 tcagcatcat tggggttcag tgacagcgcg cgtttgtagg attcaagcgc tgctgcgtgt
    78781 tccttgcggt aaagctgcac ataccccagc tcaccgaacc cgcgcgcatc ggtggggtcc
    78841 agatcgaccg cgcgcagggc cagcgacagg gccttgtcca gcgcactgtt cgggtcctcg
    78901 gtccaggaat agcgccagtc gatattgagc gtgcgagaca gcgccgccgc cgcccgggca
    78961 tagccgccat cccgttccag cgcggattca taacaatgct gcgccttgcg gttgtcattt
    79021 cgggtatatt tgaagatgtg atgctgaccc tgcaggaccg aaccataggc cctgaggtca
    79081 gagggcaccg cctgcaccat gcgctgcttt tcgtgcgatt caatcatcac cgccatggcc
    79141 gcgacgatgc attcggtcac atcgtccaga atgtcgaata tgtcgtcgag cttgcggtcg
    79201 aagcgttcgc cccagatggt gcgctcggtg ttggcatcca gcagctcggc ggtgacgcgg
    79261 atgcggctgg aagaacggcg gacgctgccg cgcgccacat agcgcacgtt caaccggcgc
    79321 gccgcctcgt gcggggacat cgactgcgtt ttgaagaaga aggacgagtt gcgggcaatg
    79381 acgaacaggt tccggaactt tgacaggttc atgatgatgt catcggtcag cccttcggcg
    79441 acccagctgt catcctcgcc cccgccctgg ctgacaaagg gcaggatagc gaccgagggg
    79501 atatcgggcc gttccagcac ctcaagctgc atgtcgggcc gcagggtcgc ggccattgtc
    79561 gcgccctcga cctcgctgcg cacgcaatag gtggccaccg gtaacaggat attcttgagc
    79621 tgcttgggcc ccagaaactc atagccatag cgcaggcggt tgcggatctg ttcatagaca
    79681 gcggcgctga catagacccg ttcgggttca gcgatttcct gcagacgggc ggcgatgttc
    79741 acgttgtcac catgaatgcc gcgatcatcc tgcagcactt cgcccatatg gacaccggca
    79801 cggaacttga tctgctcatg cgccattcgg ttttgattgt gctgtgcggc aatccgatga
    79861 agctcgatac tgaactcgac ggcgctggtg gcggtttcga acagcgccag gataccgtcc
    79921 ccgcgcactt cgatcacccg gccctgatac tgctggcaaa tcgcctcgag ttgcgacaac
    79981 agagagttca acgcgttata cgtatccatc tcattctcgc ccatcaggcg ggaatagccg
    80041 accacatcgg caaacagcac cgcgccgagc ttttgtcgga gtgtgggatt cgaaccggtt
    80101 gtattcactg gcaatactcg aatcgattgt cgtgtctaaa tttatgcggg aatgttatca
    80161 aattctggct caatacttgt actaattcac tcatcgcaat gggccggggg tggccagctc
    80221 cattcaggtg cgccgaaagt gaccacagta tctgtatgca actcctgcgc cagctcctgt
    80281 cgccgtgccg cccagtcctg ctgcaacatg cccaccacga tcatgtcgtg aaaccgaccg
    80341 tccgcgaacc aggcctgccg cattgttccc tcgacctgac agcccacctg actgatcaga
    80401 tcgcggctgc cgtgattgtc tgcccggtaa tatgaggtga tccggttgag gcccagctgc
    80461 cggaaggcaa aatccagcag caaggcaatg gcccgcacgg caaccccgtg ccgccgtacc
    80521 gatttgtcga tgaagatcgg gatcaccgcg tcgcggttga cttgcgagat cgcctcgagc
    80581 ccgatcatgc cctgcggctc ggcgctgtcg gattcgataa tgaaccagca ttttccgcag
    80641 tcgcgcgagg aactgagcgc ctcctcccaa atctgttcgg tctgctgcaa attcagcgga
    80701 acgcgcgagg tgcggtcaaa cagtgccaga tcacgaacat cctgaaacca gcgcgcaaca
    80761 gtttccatat ccgctttctc aagcggacgc agccggaaca accggggtgt agcatcaggc
    80821 aaaggcaaag cctccgaatt caaatgtaaa aatctattcg cgcgatacta gcacaaatga
    80881 ttcgaaaaca agaaacatct tgttcacaca aggattcgga taggccgaga cccgctgagc
    80941 gggccgcctg ttaccggttt tcagcccgga tcaggaagat gttgcgcaaa tagatcgaca
    81001 gccccatcga ctggcccaga ataaagaccg ggtcgcggcg gtagatcgca tagctgagca
    81061 ggatcaaccc gccgccgatg gacagatacc agaaggccat cgggatgacc gacttcttgg
    81121 cccgttccga ggtgatccac tgaacgatga aacgggcgct gaacatcagc tgaccagcaa
    81181 gtccgataaa gacccaaagc gcctcggtcg ggctatctac gtgcaggatt tcaagaatgg
    81241 tttctttcac gaccggcccg cctcttttgc cgagaccgat ttggcgcggc gcatcagcca
    81301 gacaacgccg aacaggtccc agataccgac catcgcccgg ccgaaattgg tgtatttgga
    81361 ctgacccgac aggcgctgct gatgggccac gtcgaccagc gcgatctgcc agccgtaggc
    81421 cttgaacagc gcgggcagat agcggtgcat gtgatcgaaa taaggcaggt tcagaaaggc
    81481 ctgtcggcgg aaggccttga aaccgcatcc ggtgtcgcgg gtgccgtcct tcagcatcca
    81541 gccgcgcagc gcattcgcca tgcgcgaggc cagctttttc gagacggtat ccttgcggcc
    81601 cagccgttgc ccggcgacaa gcccgatctg gccgctgtca tccgccaaca gcggagccca
    81661 gatctttggc agttcctcgg gcgggttctg accgtcgcca tcaagcgtac agcaaacctc
    81721 ggcccgtgcg gcctgaacgc cggagtgcac ggcggcactt tggccaccgg cgggtttgtg
    81781 ctgcaggatg cgcaattgcg ggcaggtctg ctgaaacgcc tgcagcgcgt cataggtgcc
    81841 gtcggttgat ccgtcatcca ccgcgatgat ctcaaaatcc ggaagatccg ccgctgcggt
    81901 gcaaatgccc tgcagcaaat ccgccacggc cccctgctcg ttgtgcatcg ggatgacgac
    81961 cgacacggcc ggtcgggtat cgggctgggg ttgagcgtca ctaaacatga tgaaaatacg
    82021 ttcttgattc agacacaaag gcttgtgatt gatcaggagc gtaaattcaa gtagccagcc
    82081 gttttgaagc gggtttcagc acaacaaatc gaaaggcggg cgcggtgaac gtcagatcga
    82141 catcggaacg tctttgggcc acggattggg cgccttatgt gatgacaggc gcggttatcg
    82201 tggttttgtg gtgttggtac atggtcgggc tggggcagga cgggctgtcg aagatcgacg
    82261 aattcttcac ctatgaccgc agcctgggat ttgcccgcaa cggcgattgg ttcaccgttt
    82321 tttcgcaaaa cgaacccagc ctgaaaaagc cgcctctgca atactggatg acagccggta
    82381 tgatcgagat ggggtggtcg catatgaccg ccctgcatct gccttcgatg ctgtttgcgc
    82441 tgggcacgct gatcgccacc gcgtggctgg cgcgggtgat ggtgcccgat catccctggc
    82501 tgatgctgcc tgcggttctg ctggtctcaa gctcacagaa tttctggggt catgcgacgt
    82561 cggccatgct ggacaatggc gcgatgttct tctcgaccct gggtgtggcg gtcatgttgg
    82621 ccgcgtttga acgcccgcgc ctgtggcctt ggttcgccgt cacggtgttt ctggccggga
    82681 tgcagaaaag cccgacaccg ctggtctttc ttgcgttggg tctgctgacc ctgattctga
    82741 cgcagcgctg gcaggatcgc ccgacaagcg agatctggaa gaacagaacc ttcctgtgga
    82801 ccatggccgc ctgtctgctg ctggccttcc tgtggccgct gtttcaatac ctgcgctttg
    82861 gcttcggggc cgagtttcag ggcagcgtgc gcaccgaaat gctggaccgt ttcgccccga
    82921 gcgtagcgga ccggagcctg aagaaactgt cggagatcat tctggggaac gagcccggtt
    82981 tacggctgtt cggactgatc gggctgttct ttttgccctt caagtttagg cgtccgcgtc
    83041 tgctggccac gacagggatc gcggtgtttt tcttcctcgc catgtggatg gcatcgggaa
    83101 agatctatga ccgctatacg ctgctgatcc tgccaatgct gatgatcggc gcggcgggcg
    83161 gcatcatgct gatctccaaa cggatgtggg tgcgcgtttt gctgctggcg gtgctttgcc
    83221 tgtccgaaaa aggcccgatg aaacacgctg ccgcctacaa ccatcccaca accgccgagc
    83281 aattcggtat cgacctgcag gatctgctag aaccgatgca gaccatggtg cagcccggtg
    83341 aaacactggt ggtgtgcggc tttgacaacc gccgccgtct gcccctgggc gcggcctcgg
    83401 tctatgcctc gcctgacaat cgcttcgtct acatgagacg ccccaatcta cgcgggtacc
    83461 ttgcgcagtt tggctatacc gcaggccccc tgcgcggtgt ctgccgcgcg aaagagcttg
    83521 agcgtatctc ggaagacctg accggcctta cccgtcaacc cgtggaaggc accgagtttg
    83581 tgtattggac ggccgagggc cttaccgccg aatagaaacc gggtgctaat tgcccgtgac
    83641 cctcagtcct tcaggtcccg gtgcccggtt gcggtccagt acatataccc ctctgcgggt
    83701 gacggggttg tttcgagccc gataagttcg ggcgcaatct gttccagttc ctcggcatgg
    83761 cagaacccac gcagggggcg cgcggaaaat ccgatctcgc ggagttccga cgcaagctcc
    83821 atccgtgaca gaaacacgaa ccgctgcccg ttcgaggcat agaccgacgc cgcaccgggc
    83881 ggaacgcggg gccgtgattt atccagagcg cagatcacca gcgcctcatg tggttgcagg
    83941 gcctgtccaa gtggcagcag cacctcggac atcggcatcc cgaagcgata gttgcttgtg
    84001 ctggtctgga ttattgagcg gtccttgatc ggtccgccta cggcgaagac cagcgccagc
    84061 aacgcgcctg tcccgatcca gcggaaccgg ccaagagaca gggccaaacc ggcggcgcca
    84121 accatcagaa gcggcagaat caaaagggtg tagcgcgcat acacccgtcc ggacgctgcc
    84181 cacatcatga ccacaaacag gactgcgatg ctcgtcgccg caaacagtcg cggacgtctc
    84241 aggacgaatg gcaatgcgca gatgcccaga aacccgacgg cgcgcagcca gatttcctta
    84301 cccaggatca gctcggacat gccgctcagg ccccgggccg aaattgacgg ggcaaaccgg
    84361 tcaagcatct gccgtttgac gctgccgtcc agagaaccgt ccagcgcgaa ccgcgcctct
    84421 tgcatgatcg gccaggcaaa ggacagaagc accgagatca tgatggtttt gcgaaacctc
    84481 ggatcacgcc agatatcgcg cggcggcgag gtctgccagc ggcgggtcgc caccaaccca
    84541 agcagagcaa gcgccagaaa cgccagcggg gtcgggcttt tctgcagcgc cgccagtacc
    84601 gcaaccaccc caaaaagggg ccagtatctg ggccgctcga acgccgcaaa catcgcggca
    84661 aatcccagcg tggtaaaaag cgcggccccc acatccagca tcgccgaact ggcatagcgc
    84721 cagaattcaa gcgacgttgc caacagcagc accgacagag gcatcgccca gggcaattcc
    84781 ggcagcatgg cgcgtgccag acaggcggtc gcaatcagaa cgcccagcgc gaacaccatg
    84841 gagggcagcc gcagcgccag catatccggc acgccgaatt cgatcagcag gcccgagaac
    84901 caatattgca gcggcggctt cttcagactg ggttcattgt tggaataaac cgcaaaccag
    84961 tcgtcattgc gcgcaaaacc agtgcttcga tcataagtat agaactcgtc aaagcgccag
    85021 atgtgaccgg cctcaagatc aatcaggtac cacgaccaga tcaggcaaat gacaatggca
    85081 gtaacaagat aaatgaggcg ctgaggggca tcgaggcgtg atcgaagcat ttcattccga
    85141 ctatttgggt ccggcgcaat caattcgccg ggcaatctga attacataga actttttctg
    85201 gctctgtatg cgggaccggg cgtatcttca atccattccc acgcacgaat atctcggcgg
    85261 tgacactcag gtcaccaaac tggcgacccc ggcaggattc gaacctgcaa cctgcccctt
    85321 aggagggatg cgttcatagc gctattcctt ttgtgatttc ttactgttgg gtgcttgtac
    85381 agtgtcatcc tgtacgtggt ttgtacgaaa acgggcccta atgtcggcct catcggtctc
    85441 tgcgtgggca taaatccgca tgggcaaatt ggggtctgac caacgtccag ccttggctgc
    85501 tgtgacggga tcgacgccct gacggacaac aagctccgtg aagaacccgt gccgccctgc
    85561 cgggtgggct gaaaggtacg agatgcccgc gcgtttgcag atcgtcttcc agcgcgtgtt
    85621 gtaaccggtg gagctcccat agccgaagat gcgcgccttc atgagcttgc cggtcttgcg
    85681 gttcttggga cgtttgggag gcagcgcgag tagctcgtcc atcatctgag gcgaaacggt
    85741 gatccagctt tccggatgcc ccttctgagc tttcacgcgg actttgtttt cgtgcggcct
    85801 taggtcatcg ggctccaagg acacggcttg atcaatcctt gcagccgtct caaacataaa
    85861 acgcaccagt gcggcattgt atgggtcggc ggcacgacaa aatgcctcga tccattcctt
    85921 atcagctggt gtgcgctcga cgcggctgag cttccctcgc cgcttgtcct gagcgatccg
    85981 ctcgaacttg tcgtagggtt tcacgcggat cagcggcgtg ccttccagct catgcgcgtt
    86041 gttgatcacc gcactcgcgg gcgtcacgat ctcgcgccac caggtatccg tcgacgcttt
    86101 gggtttcagc ttcggcccaa ggcttttcag taacgcgcca gatatcgcac ctaacgacag
    86161 gtcgccgatc acttcgacaa tcgggatcaa ctgcttcgcc gccttcgggg acgcgttgta
    86221 gagcatgatt gcatcagaga acgtcttgct cggttcgtcg cccacgacat agcgacggat
    86281 ctgacgttcg gtctcatggt ttatccagtc ccgtgcgccc tcttctgtag atgccttagt
    86341 gcttcgccgg tatgggccgg cgattggcct gccgttgtat tcgatccacc ccttggccca
    86401 gtagacacgg cccctcttgt aaatttggag cggcatgact ggcctccttc aaaaatcgta
    86461 tcaatctgcg cgggcgtgat cagcatggtt cgcccaaggc gataaaatgc acccgtctca
    86521 ttggcgcgtt cacgcaacgt gcgttctgaa atatcgatcc ccatcccggc cataacttcg
    86581 acccactgcg cgggtgtttt cccgagcccc aggatctgcg agctgtctga atagttggtc
    86641 tctgccattt cactcgtcct tgtccactta agttgagtca gcgacacgca tggaatcgct
    86701 tgttctgcac cttctgacgt ggtcagatgt gattaactgt aaatgttcgt cattttttgc
    86761 aaagttcgcg aatttcgacg aagtagtcaa ttggaaaatt cagatgccgc agaaacatgc
    86821 tgatcttttt gctgcaatgg gtgctcgtct caccattgct cgcaatgaaa tcggcttctc
    86881 acaagcggcc atggcggaag ctatcggtgt ctcaccgcgc gcgtatcaca gctacgaaaa
    86941 gggccagcgc ggaatgcctg tagaggcctt ggtcgcgatg ggtgagcggt tcgaggtgga
    87001 cgtgccctgg ctacttctgg gcaccaaatc cattcgggcg gggcatgact tcgaagccct
    87061 caaacacatt gaaagctcgc tggatcagca cctcaccgat gagggcataa gaatcaaaag
    87121 tgaaaagcgc ggggccatcg tcacccgttg gtatcaatcg catgtcgaag gtcgcgaagt
    87181 gacggatgac gacgtgcaca catggatcga gctggtaagg gagtaatctg gtgaacaagg
    87241 caagcaaacg ctggaacatg ttgcggcact cagtcttgga gcgtacccgc cgagaggtga
    87301 tcgaaccctt tgggccgctt tacataatct tgcttggaac cagcgtcttc tatttgattg
    87361 gtttgggcca actatcgttg gcgcaacagc ctgccgaata ctcggtgttt gctgccatcc
    87421 tgatttttgc gatcgccgca gctggcttgg cgcttccatt tttgacaggt gcggtactga
    87481 ccctacgcgc ggccgatcga aaactggaac gtcttcaacg cgggtgatgc gatggccttc
    87541 ggtatcttca tccatcgcag cgactcggtc tacgaagaca ttccctcgga gcggtatcaa
    87601 tttccaaagc aatacctctc gcgtgcccaa cagtgcgaag gggactggat cgtctacctg
    87661 gagccaagca aggtcaaaga gaccaaaggc tattttgctg tcgctaaggt ccaggagatc
    87721 attccggatc ctaggaaacc ggaaatgttc ttggcggtga ttaagccggg gacctatctt
    87781 gatttcggcg accctgtttc attccgagac gagaattcag tcatcgaaag cggattgctg
    87841 aacgatcaag gcaagatatc tggacgcgcg caagctgcgg taagaaccct ttcagctgaa
    87901 gactttgccc gaattgtcga acgtggtctt ggacgggacg aggacatcct gcctcgcgtt
    87961 ggtgactcga tgcagctgcc aggttttcaa gacgcgcaaa cacctttccg acacatgccc
    88021 gcacgggaac gcgtcaacca actgaccaac cgggcggttc gcgatcgtaa tttcagaaag
    88081 aacgtcctgc gcgcctacgg cgagcgctgc gccatcactg gtttacgtct gataaatggc
    88141 ggtggccgag ctgaagtgga agccgctcac atcagacctg tagagcatga cggacccgac
    88201 atcgtcagca acgggctcgc cctgtccgga accgcgcact ggatgtttga tcgcggtctc
    88261 gttggtttag ctgacgacgt gacaattctg gtttcccgtc agagcaacga catcgaagcc
    88321 gtgacgtcga tgattaactc gtccggcaag atcttggtgc cggaccgcct cgccaaccgg
    88381 ccaagggcag agtttgtaac ctggcacaga gagaactgtt tcaagcatta acgatactca
    88441 gtgcggacct tggtgcaaaa cgcagctaac ggccggaaag agcccaaact caccaatgct
    88501 gcggccagga tcaagggacg tgaactggtg tgaagctgcc attcgaactt gctggccatg
    88561 ggtgggtgag cgagagattg cggtccgttt aatcccataa aagcttctct cggcggcaat
    88621 caacttgggg caggaaaagc ctgccttcga taccattcgc ccaaaatcga agcgagatgg
    88681 acgcagagca taagggcgaa atacgacgtt tcgctcggct ctgaggctcc gaaagcgtgg
    88741 ggtttgactc ctgcgctgtc aaaagaatcc ttgaccagtt ccagtatcag cactagttga
    88801 aatgaaatga cgttttgtct aatgaaacgt taaggcaaaa gatgatggga tcgcccatgt
    88861 cgcggacccg caagccaacc aacagttagg gaggagcctg acatgacgaa agataacgga
    88921 aaattgacgc tcactgcggg tctcgtagcc ggtagtctgg tcattgccac gtctgccttc
    88981 gccgaaggcg aggtggtgtt ttcgtcctgg ggaggttcat tccaagatgc gcttcgggag
    89041 tccatgctgg acccagcggc gaaaaagctg ggtcttacca tcaaagaaga cacgacaaac
    89101 ggcattcaag acgtgcgtgc gcagatcact gcgggtgcgg ttgcttggga cattaccgaa
    89161 caggcgttgt ccgactgtgc ccgtttgaag caggaggggg cgctggaacc catcgactat
    89221 ggcgtggtct cgaccgatgg catgccgtcc agccttgtgg acagcgagtg ggttggcatg
    89281 ctgacctatt cactggtcat cggctggcaa gcagagaagt ttggtgagaa cggcccacag
    89341 tcctgggcgg atttctggaa caccgaagcc taccctggga cacgcgcgat gttcaactcg
    89401 gtgtcgcatg cgctggaggc ggcattgatg gcggatggtg tcgacccggc ggatgtaaac
    89461 accgctctgc ggagtgaagg cggcgtagac cgggcctttg ccaagcttga ggagatcgcg
    89521 cccgatatca cggtctggta tcggggaggc tcgcaagcgg cgcagttgat ggcagatgaa
    89581 gagattgact tcattcatat cggcaacggc cgcgcagaag cgctgaatgc cgatgcaata
    89641 acggttgggt atacctggaa ccaggccacg accgacgcgg attgcctgtt ggtacccaag
    89701 ggcgcgccaa atcgcgaaaa cgccatgcgg gttctcaatg agatgctgtc ggccgaagcg
    89761 caggcgcgca tggcggtggc catctcctac ggccctgtca atgcgcatgc atttgaaacc
    89821 gggctgatct cgcccgaact ggcagccaaa aacaatgccg cccctgacaa tatgaagacc
    89881 caggtggtta ttgacgcaag cttctacgtc gaaaacttcg cagaactgca agagcggttt
    89941 gacactctgg ttcagcagta ggcccaaatt gatgcgctcc agtccttcat ccgatccggc
    90001 agaacctttg aacgtccttt tcgttcatgg ctgggcgtgc gggtggcagg attggagcgg
    90061 tgtctccccg ctccttccag acagtgccca cattgggctt gcgaagcttc cgggatgccc
    90121 cgatgccgtg ccgctggggg gagcgatcag tctcagcgac tgcgcggccc atgtgattgc
    90181 ccaggcaaat gatctgggtt ttgatcgctt tgcccttgtc gggcacagca tgggtgcccg
    90241 gattgccatc gaactggctg cgacttggcc aggacgcgtc tctcatcttc ttttgctgga
    90301 tggcagcaac gttcctgaag accccgaaga agccgttgcg cgtctggcag agcagcttgc
    90361 gcagcttggt cagaaaggat gggcggaggc ggcagtcggt gggatgatgg tcaacaacct
    90421 cgatccagat caaaaacgtg atattgtgaa ccgggctgcg caatatccgg cagacgtttt
    90481 gaaggcgtat taccatgcga tggctgcatg ggatcgcgat aaatttgttc cggccatcga
    90541 ccggctcacc tgcccggtca caatcctgca atcaacgtcg ctggacgaac acgaagttcg
    90601 ccgatcggcg acgacccacc ccgcatcgct ttggctggat gccttgcgcg cgcgggttcc
    90661 cggggcggtg atcaagttgg tgccgaatac cggccatttc atcatgtacg aacggccgca
    90721 actgatcgcc gactgggtgg aagagacatt gcaagtcaac cacggcgttc accacgaaaa
    90781 acccaaccaa ataacgagag aatatcaagg gagaaactga catgaaaaaa gtagagagaa
    90841 aactgtcgct tgcgaccagc ctcgttgccg gcagcctggc aatggctgcg ccagccttcg
    90901 ccgagggcga ggtggtgttt gcatcctggg gcgggtcctt tcaggacgca ttgcgcagcg
    90961 ccatgctgga acctgccgcc ggcgcgctga atgtcacggt caaggaagat accacaaacg
    91021 gtattcagga cgtgcgcgca cagatcacag cgggtgccgt cgcctgggat gtgaccgagc
    91081 aggacttgcc ctcgtgtgaa acactcagcc gtgagggcag ccttgagccg attgattact
    91141 cgattgtcga cacaacgggc atccccgaag agctgatcca cgaaaactat atcggcttca
    91201 tcaacttcac caaggtgatt gcgtatcgca aggatgcctt tggcgacaat ggtccgtcca
    91261 actgggcaga gttttgggat ctggaaaact tcccaggcaa gcgcggcatg cacggcaagg
    91321 tgaactacaa ccttgaggcc gcccttatgg ccgacggtgt gccgatggcc gatatctacg
    91381 acacattggc cacggacgaa ggcaaagcgc gcgcctgggc caaactggga gagatcgcac
    91441 cagaggtcac cgtttggtat cgtggcgggt cgcagtccgc gcagctgctg cgtgatggag
    91501 aggtggacgt gatccacatg ggccataacc gcgtggaaag cgtgatcgca tccggcattg
    91561 aagtcgccta tgccttcgat ggagggacga tggatgtcga ctgtctgctg gtgcccaaag
    91621 gtgccccgaa caaagacaac gccatgcgcc tgatcaatga gctgctgagt gccgaagcgc
    91681 aggcacggct ggcggtcacg atgccgctgg gcccggtgaa caccggtgcg tttgacactg
    91741 gtattatctc gggagaaatg gcggttaagg tcaacaccca tcccgacaac tacggcaagc
    91801 agcttctggt cgatccgaac ttctacatcg gccagctggg tgagttgact gaagagttcg
    91861 acactctgat ccagcaataa tccatctggg cgcagcgcat ttggcactgc gcccactttt
    91921 caagtcagga gctagcatgt cctctgccac ccaatccctt cccatcgaca tatccagcct
    91981 gtgcaaagcc tacggatcag tcaaagcgct cgatgatgta tcgctgaata tcgctgcagg
    92041 cgaatttctg acactgcttg ggccgtcggg ctccggcaaa acgacgctcc tgatggcgct
    92101 ggccggattt gtgcgtcctg atggcgggtc gattcggttt ggcgaacgcg aaatgattgc
    92161 aacgccgccg cacaaacgcg gccttggcat ggtttttcaa agctatgcgt tgtttccatt
    92221 catgacggtg gctgaaaacg tagcctatcc gttgaaaatc cgcggagttt ccaaaagcga
    92281 tcaaaagacc cgcgccgagc gtgcgctgga taccgtacag ctgggcggct atggggatcg
    92341 gcgcatcacc caattgtccg gcggccaaag acagcgtgtg gctctggccc gcgccatggt
    92401 tttcgagccg cagatcatcc tgatggatga acccctgtcc gcgctcgaca aaaagctgcg
    92461 cgagcacatg cagattgaat tgaaggcgct ccatcaaaaa ttggatgcaa ccattgtcta
    92521 tgtaacccat gaccagcgcg aagccctgac gatgtcggat cgcattgcgg tggtcaatca
    92581 tgggcggatc gagcaggtcg agacccctga gcggctgtat cgccagcctc acagcttctt
    92641 tgtggcggat tttatcggtg aatccatttc ggcgccggtg aacgtggcca ataatacggc
    92701 gcatcttggc gaacgcgtgc tgaaatccga tttgcctatt gctccgggga gcggcggcca
    92761 tcgcctggtg atccggcctg agctgctgga ggtcacctca ggtgctgtgc ctgaaacagc
    92821 caatgatttg tccggccggg tcgacgccat catttatcaa ggcgacagcg tgctggttat
    92881 cgttcagcac gacagcgcag gccagatcaa tgtgcgcgtc cctgccaatc gcgcgggcca
    92941 gacgggtctg ccttccaagg gagagaaaat tggcctggcc ctgcatcccg aagacacgat
    93001 catcgtaccg gagaatgtat catgagcatc gccgagtcct ttggggccgc tcagacgctt
    93061 cggaacgcaa gcacgctcaa atccgaagag cgccgtgaac gcctgacgtt tttggggctt
    93121 tcgatgcccg cggttctcgc aattctgatt gtcgtgtttc tgccgatttt ctggctgtct
    93181 tcgctctcat tttacaatgc ggcgggtgag ttgagcacgg aaaactatgc gcgtatcttt
    93241 gaaagtgctt tgtatcggcg gacctttgtt gtcacctttc agatcagcat cgccgtgacg
    93301 gtgatttgtg tcctgctcgg atatccgctg tgttactggc tgaccaggat gccgaacaga
    93361 acggctgcca ttttaatggt tttcgtgctg gtcccgttct ggacgtcggt tctggtgcgg
    93421 acctacgcct ggctggtgct gttgcagcgc aatggcatca tcaattcgtc gctgatgtcg
    93481 cttggcatca tcgaggaacc gctgcaactg gcgcacaacc tcacgggatc aatcattggc
    93541 atggtacata tcatgctgcc gtttctggtt ttgccgcttt acgccaccat gcgcaacatc
    93601 gacaccgacc tggttcgggc cgccgttggg cttggctcca gcccgcgcgg cgcattctgg
    93661 cgggtgtttt tcccgatgtc cttgccgggc ctttttgccg gcatcgtgct ggtcttcatc
    93721 ctgtcacttg ggttcttcgt cacacctgct ttgctgggcg gtggccgggt gcagatgctg
    93781 gcgcagcgga tcgaaagcac gatcacagtc tattccaatt ggggggctgc atccgccctg
    93841 ggcgttgtcc tgttgctgct ggcactggcg atgatctggc tgatgaaccg tgtgttcggt
    93901 ctcgacaaac tcttcatgcg ctaaggatct gagaatggaa caagtcggac aacgtaaaat
    93961 tgacggtctg tggctgacgg tggtcggtat cgcggtgctg ttctttctga tcctgcccac
    94021 gctgatcgtg atcccgatgt cgttttcggg ggcctcattt ctggagttcc cgccgacgtc
    94081 gttctcgttc cgctggtaca cggcctattt cacctctgcg gaatggatga gcgccacgaa
    94141 gacctctctg atcgcggcag tgttgaccac ggcgatcgcg acgcctttag gctctctttg
    94201 tgcctatggg ctgcattgct ccaccccacg gatcaggaac actgcgcaga tcctcgtgat
    94261 catgcccatt gtcgtgccgg tgatcctgat cgccgtcggc gtgttcagcc tttatgccaa
    94321 gctggggctc aattacacac tgaccggtat tgtgatcgcc cataccgcgc tggccctgcc
    94381 gtttgtaatc gtgaccgtga tgtcgggctt gcagaactat gacttcgatc aggaactggc
    94441 ggcgcgcagc ctgggtgcgt cccgagctta cgcgctgtgg acaataacag taccccaagt
    94501 caaattctcg atccagaccg gggcctttct ggccttcatc acatcgctgg atgaggtggt
    94561 gatttcgatg ctggtctcgg gcggggaaaa tgccacaatt acccgccgca tgttcaattc
    94621 actgcgcgat cagcttgatc cgaccattgc cgcgatttcc acctgcctga ttttcgtatc
    94681 aatcacggcg ctcatcggcg ttcagttgat tggccgcaac aagaatgctg acaaatgatg
    94741 ggctctttat atcacaccaa tctcggcccg gatctggcgg gcggcatcaa gcaccgcagc
    94801 gcgatagcct tcgacagcgg tttcattgaa gcgaacgcgc agacccgaca ggctgacggc
    94861 acccagcagc tcgccctcag gcccaagaac cggaacagac aacccggcaa cgtccggatc
    94921 acgttcacca aggctgagat aatacccggc cttgcggatg ctgctggcct ttttgccatg
    94981 cccgatggaa taggcatcca gcacccggcc cgacgagcca gtgctcagcg gaattatctc
    95041 gccctcctgg atatgatccc gcgcaagcct gggcgaattg acacggtaga ggcaaacgcc
    95101 ggagttgccg cgttgcacgt aaaacgacgc gctttccccc gtcgcattca ccaggttcgc
    95161 cagcaccggg cgcacaatag gccccatgcg cagattctgg cgaaatacgg atccaagacg
    95221 ccacaaagac ggccccagat gaaacagccc ttcggcgtcg cgcgtgatat ggccaaattt
    95281 ctcaagcgag acgctcagac gcaggattgt cgctttgttg acaccactgc ggtccgcgac
    95341 ctctttcaga gaaagccccg catctccggg ctcaaagctg tccagaacac gcaatgcacg
    95401 ttcaaccgct tcgacaccac cattcgtgtc gggggttcgg ggcttgtcgg gcatgggcag
    95461 acctttcgac gcaaatccgt cactttttat agctggtttg aacgcaattg gaaatcgcaa
    95521 ataatgaagg catctggcaa tgcatagcgc gcagaaacaa atgataacaa ctggttatgc
    95581 tggcctgcca tttggcgaga tttcgcaatg cgatgcagga tctgtcgggc ttttgggtgt
    95641 tccaagcgaa gtcgatagcg ggccacgttc cggcgcctcc ttggcaccgg atgcgctgcg
    95701 caagatgacc ggacagcttg gaactagcct gcctgtaaat ggtcgggatc tgggtaatct
    95761 ggacctgtcg ggcgattggt ccggcgtatt gaaacagctt gtggcgcaaa tggtggatcg
    95821 cggcattgtg cccgtcgttc tgggtggcgc gtctgatgtc gcctctgctg tactgggggc
    95881 cttgcctgat ctgccggttg tcgcggccat gccactggct cggcgtgatc ttacagaacg
    95941 accatcaaac acgatttggg tgggtttgaa tggcgggcaa cctgccgatg tttgggatca
    96001 gatcgctcag cgcacgatgg attggcgtac cgcccggtgg ttggatgaag ggcacgcaga
    96061 cttttctgac acgcccgagc gcgctgttct ctggatcgac atatcggtcg ttgatctggg
    96121 gcatgcagcc ggtgctatcg gccttaaccc aggcggaatg aaacccgaaa ccttggtttc
    96181 tgtcattggg gcaatgtcct gccgctggca ggcgattgtg atcactggcc ttgcgcctgc
    96241 ccgcgacacg cgtggcatgt cggaattggc ggccattgaa accctgaacg cggctttgcg
    96301 tcatgggtga tgcggcgcaa atacagtttg acgggatccc cagttttctg ggcatgcctg
    96361 ttggcgatct ggaagacctc gtgcctgggc aagtcgcggt agcaggatat ttttgtgaca
    96421 atctcgaccg accagcagca gagcaacgct acctcgcaag gcaattacga tacgcctccc
    96481 aacccggaaa ggcccccgcg aatgccattg acctagggga cgtgaatgta tttccgcttg
    96541 agccggataa gcatttttct gcagttgtct cgcaatgcga ggcggttctg aaaaccggcg
    96601 cgcggatggt gctggttggc ggagattcca gcggactgaa ggcgcttgga atcgcgacac
    96661 aaaaagtcac aggtgctgat gttcctgtca ttcaggtcac agggggcgtt gcaggccaat
    96721 tgtctcacgc tcaaccggtc atcctttctg tggatttaca agagcttgcg ggcaaatggg
    96781 tgtcgcaccc acgtcgcctg accgggatgt cacctgcaca gatgatcgcg caaattgaca
    96841 ctaccccagg caatgtcacc gccgcagcag ttttcggact tgccccggca ttagacgatc
    96901 gtggcagaac ggaatcctgc gccgcgctgg cgatcttgca ggcagtgact gagcgtctag
    96961 agaaaggagc tggctgatgc ctttacgatc ggccccattg ccgcgcatgg cagggcaact
    97021 gtcgtttatg cgcgcacaaa ccaaagcaat tgaagatgtc aggcccggtg atctggcagt
    97081 gctgggcgtc ccgtttgaag acaccagcgc gccgcatgcc gggcagtccc tggcgccgcg
    97141 tgcgttgcgc gaaacctcgg tctatttcgg ttggcacgca aacccacaat tcagtcaccc
    97201 ggtagatgtc gatgcacgtc aggacatcag taccgacggt ctgcacgagc ggctctgtga
    97261 cctcggagat atagcggcag gatctgagga cgcgatccac gcggcattga aggccgcgac
    97321 gcgtcagatc agccgcaatg gtgcctgcgc cataatattg ggtgggtcag attgcctgtc
    97381 caagacagtg cagagcgagc tgcctgagtg tcagactgtg cagcttggcg gtacgccaga
    97441 tgatgcgcgc gactttcatg tatcgcccct gccaaacggg ggtggcacga cctgcagcca
    97501 aaacactgcc gcgcagcttg ccgcgttttc caggtggcgg gatgtatcaa agccgctgtt
    97561 tgtgcagttt gatctgtccg tgtttgaaac atcgctcagc gcgctttgtg atcggccccg
    97621 tttgggaggc tgcgaccttg atacagtggt gcaatggctc agcgccctgg gacagcacga
    97681 ggtcagtgcc atcatgttga ccggtctgaa cccgagcagg cccggaatgg gtgtggtgaa
    97741 ggttggccaa cgactgatgg tcacggctct tttggcattc atctatgcgc gcctcggttt
    97801 tgggattgac cgaccggtgc gcccaattcc caaggaaaat gtactgacat gactgcagct
    97861 aataccacat ttcacccgcc tctgtcacaa ccgggatatc ggctgtttga tgggcctttg
    97921 cgcgacgtgg ccgaggtcgg tcccgataag atcggcgtgg tcggcatgcc gagcgactgg
    97981 acacattcca gccgccttgg cacaaggttc ggccccgaag cattgcgcag ggcgacaagt
    98041 cttctgcaat ctttgcgtcc gcagggagcc agctttgatc ccgatacaag ccgccgtact
    98101 gtgcctgcaa ccgattggct gatcgattgc ggcgacgcag agatcacagc gcaggacgtt
    98161 gacgcaacaa ccgaagccat cgctgcaatg accgaaacgc tgaccgttgc aggggcaatc
    98221 ccactggcac tgggtggtga tcactataac agcttcccgg cctgtctggg ctattcccgt
    98281 gggctgacca aacgttcgcc aaacgcgcgc ttcggatata tccaaatcga tggtcatctc
    98341 gatttctccg accggctggg ggcgtggggc agccacaacc atgcaaccaa cgcgcgccgg
    98401 atttccgaac tgcccaacat cgatgtctcc aatatggtct ggatcggcat cacgggctgg
    98461 gtcgatggcg gcgatctcgc gctcattgaa gagcagggcg gacgggtatt ttcatctggc
    98521 gaggtgcaaa aactcggcgc ggccgaggtg atgcgtcagg cccttgcgca tgccatgcag
    98581 gggtgcgacg agctatatct gtcgattgac attgatgcga tggacgccgg ctaccttccc
    98641 ggcacgggtt ccatcgtgca cagcggcatt acaccgcgtc agtactacga cctgctggat
    98701 ggattggccg aggccccctt gggcgggttg gatattgtcg aggtctcacc tccgcttgat
    98761 ccttcagaac gcacggagtt cctggcggcg gaaatgctgt tccgggtcct gcggcgcttc
    98821 cgcacgcgac cggtgtaaga gctatgatga aatatatcgg aacccggcaa ttgggtgggc
    98881 tatcacatgc aggacagatc cttgccccgg caacccggcc ctggatcacg gatcttgcag
    98941 cgctttgccc ctacgagggt ctgcaacccg gtaacctccc ggaatttgaa cgtgacccgg
    99001 attgggacaa ctgggcgctc actgacagcc ccaaagaccc gaccaaacgc ctgaactggc
    99061 atgtgtttca acagggaggc acccggtatc tggtggccga ccggatgcta atgagccgcg
    99121 ttagctggca ggatctggac gatgccgggt atgtctatgg cacagaggtg tccatcgatg
    99181 gcactacgtt tcgatgccgg ttgctgaccg gtggtgatac gccccgaaat gacccctatc
    99241 agggtgcgac tgggcccaat gaatgggatg cgttggtggg cggtgccgcc gtgtcaaacg
    99301 cgccccaacc ggacccagcc aatggtgcag ccccgcttcg cccggatcac ctgacctcac
    99361 ctcataaccg tttgtggaat tggttcgggg cggtcagctg gaccgccgaa cctgtcgcca
    99421 accgtgccga tgggcgggta tgccggggct atcacggccc gacctatttt tatgtgaaca
    99481 ctgtagacca ccggcatgaa gatatcgggt ggcgaccagt tcttgaggaa gtactatgac
    99541 cgcagatccc ttttccaact atatcgccgg aacatgggcc gctggcagtg gtgcagttcc
    99601 aaacatcaac ccatctgacc tgaacgacac aatcggggat tatgcgcagg ccagtgccgc
    99661 gcagactgcc gatgcgatcg aggccgcggc tgccgctttt ccgaaatggc gcgcaacatc
    99721 gccactggtc cggttcgaag tgctggaccg gatcgggtcg gaaatcctcg cccgtgtgga
    99781 cgagctgggc gacatgctgg cccgcgaaga gggcaaaacc ctacctgagg ccaaggccga
    99841 agcacatcgc gccgggcatt tgttcaaata cttcgcggcc gaagcctatc gtgccaccgg
    99901 cgacgcttac caatcactgc gcgaaggtgt gtcgcttaag gttctgcgcg aacccattgg
    99961 cgtcgtgggc gtaatcacgc cctggaattt cccgctggcg atcccggcat ggaaaattgc
   100021 gcccgctctg gcctatggca atacggtcgt gttcaaacct gccgaactgg tgcccggttc
   100081 tgcgtggatg ttgtccgaca tcattgcccg tgcggggctg cccgagggtg tgttcaacct
   100141 tgtgatgggc aaaggccgtg aggtcgggga ggcaatcgtg ttacacccca aggtttccgg
   100201 ggtcacgttc accggctcca caccagtcgg tcgcaatatg ggggctgcgc tgttcgcccg
   100261 cggggcaaaa atgcagcttg aaatgggggg caagaacccg ctggttgtgc tggatgacgc
   100321 ggatctggat ctggcagttc actgcgccat acagggcagt ttcttctcaa ctggccaacg
   100381 ctgcacagcg tcttcgcggc tgattgttga agacggaatt catgatcaat ttgtcagcgc
   100441 gatgaccgcg gcgatgaaaa agcttcggat cggggatgcg cgtgcgcctg acaccgatat
   100501 tggcccggtt gcgagcgccg accaattgcg gattgacctt gattatattg cgagagggca
   100561 ggccgaaggc gcggagctca tcagcggtga ccaaattact ctgaacacgc cggggcacta
   100621 tttggagcca gccttgttcg tgggggccga gccgcaaatg gatatctctc ggcatgaaat
   100681 tttcgggcca atcgccgctg tgttgcgcgt gccggactat gaggccgccc ttgccagcgc
   100741 caacgactgt gagttcggcc tgtcagcggg catcatctcg cgggatgcgg ccaagatcga
   100801 ccatttctcg cagaacgccg aggcaggcat ggtacaagtc aatcttccca cggcaggcat
   100861 ggattttcac gcgccattca cgggccgaaa aggatcatcc tatggcgcgc cggaaaaagg
   100921 cagctattgc cgcgagtttt tcacagtagc caaggttgta cacgaggggc gcggacaatg
   100981 acgcaggcac ctttgaaggg cattcgcatt cttgatctga ccaatgtgct ggccggtccg
   101041 ttctgctgtc atcagctggc ccatatgggg gccgacgtga tcaaggtcga aaccccgggc
   101101 accggtgatc ttgcgcgcca gctgggggct gatcccgcgc gcaacgccga ccttatgggc
   101161 gtttcctttc tggcgcaaaa tccgggcaaa cggtcgatca ccttgaacct gaaatcggca
   101221 tccggaaaac gcatcctgaa ggagctggtg caaaaggccg atgccctagt cgaaaacttc
   101281 cgccccgggg tgatggcgcg cttgaacctt gactatgaga cgctccgtca ggaaaacccg
   101341 cgccttgttt attgtgcgat ctccggattc ggccaagatg gcccgctggc gaaactgccc
   101401 gcttatgacc agatcgtgca ggggatgagc ggcgtgatgt cgatcaccgg cgatgccgac
   101461 accgcgccct accgggtggg ctacccgatg gccgacacca tcggagggat gacggccgcc
   101521 ttcgccgtcg ccgctgcgct tgctaacaag gccgaagacc gcggcacgtt cattgacgtc
   101581 tcgatgctcg aggccgtcat tgcgacaatg ggctgggtgg tgtcaaacca tctgatcgcc
   101641 gggaaggcac ccactccaaa cggcaacgat aatttcaccg ccagcccatc cggcaccttc
   101701 agaaccgccg atggcgtgat gaatatcgcc gccaacaagc aagaacagtt cgaggccctg
   101761 tgcgggatcc tcgacaaccc ggcccttgcg caggacccac gctttgccga ccgaaaga
//
