# Supplementary material for: Decoding coral resistance to eutrophication through the association of hyper‑efficient denitrifiers as key microbial allies
Source: Nat Commun. 2026 May 19;17:3938. doi: 10.1038/s41467-026-72571-w (PMC13187470; doi:10.1038/s41467-026-72571-w)
Supplement: Supplementary file 21 — Source Data [file 41467_2026_72571_MOESM21_ESM.zip › Source Data/FigureS7/AL3_AL3_2_denitrification.gbk]

LOCUS       AL3_2                 101677 bp    DNA              UNK 01-JAN-1980
DEFINITION  .
ACCESSION   AL3_2
VERSION     AL3_2
KEYWORDS    .
SOURCE      .
  ORGANISM  .
            .
FEATURES             Location/Qualifiers
     CDS             complement(531..644)
                     /locus_tag="AL3_04076"
                     /inference="ab initio prediction:Prodigal:002006"
                     /codon_start=1
                     /transl_table=11
                     /product="hypothetical protein"
                     /translation="MNRFTMAAVASVIAVGTAHAEVTEDDLATTSQLRPRS"
     gene            complement(531..644)
                     /locus_tag="AL3_04076"
     CDS             complement(1053..1634)
                     /locus_tag="AL3_04075"
                     /inference="ab initio prediction:Prodigal:002006"
                     /codon_start=1
                     /transl_table=11
                     /product="hypothetical protein"
                     /translation="MAAAAFCTPAVSDENWISNEKDDTLSVINIETFEVIRTLKTGERP
                     RGITFSKDYSVLYICASDNDSVQVMDPETGEVLYDLPSGEDPKQFVLHPNDRHLYIANE
                     DDAITTVVDTVSRTVIAQIDVSIEPEGVAVSPDGTIAVTTSETINMAHWIDTETQELFA
                     NALVDSRPRHAEFVKGGTEPWVSSEIDAGN"
     gene            complement(1053..1634)
                     /locus_tag="AL3_04075"
     CDS             complement(1655..1969)
                     /locus_tag="AL3_04074"
                     /inference="ab initio prediction:Prodigal:002006"
                     /codon_start=1
                     /transl_table=11
                     /product="hypothetical protein"
                     /translation="MRPIDYAAWAAFRSLGEAVARTQSGDPAVLRDYILLEKFELAGFK
                     GRAMSFRAWNGQLRQPIPLMTDRAVVALAPLAGFLHHRTELDTLGIDQAECLCTAFSED
                     "
     gene            complement(1655..1969)
                     /locus_tag="AL3_04074"
     CDS             complement(2165..2392)
                     /locus_tag="AL3_04073"
                     /inference="ab initio prediction:Prodigal:002006"
                     /codon_start=1
                     /transl_table=11
                     /product="hypothetical protein"
                     /translation="MPSDAMRANALAQFLVKRRWDDLVLVAGEHQSDMAFADAMKLSLT
                     KFGLEIRAEKTWRFDADMRHNAAQEVPVFT"
     gene            complement(2165..2392)
                     /locus_tag="AL3_04073"
     CDS             complement(2415..2852)
                     /locus_tag="AL3_04072"
                     /inference="ab initio prediction:Prodigal:002006"
                     /codon_start=1
                     /transl_table=11
                     /product="hypothetical protein"
                     /translation="MEQHRRRSKHGHVFCVFATLVLLPMVAAAEVSVSAVYLHQQVRRP
                     PVLSNLDPLPDDLGTAGAELALSDNLTTAKFLGHTYELTVLTVPEDGNWLDTARRALSQ
                     TSFLILDAPAQAQLAVADLPEAADAILLNASARDRYLRHTA"
     gene            complement(2415..2852)
                     /locus_tag="AL3_04072"
     CDS             3353..3814
                     /locus_tag="AL3_04071"
                     /inference="ab initio prediction:Prodigal:002006"
                     /codon_start=1
                     /transl_table=11
                     /product="hypothetical protein"
                     /translation="MARCEDRVPQPKPQNASRDIVGADLDTIVARGYIKFAAYDDFAPW
                     SYERDGKIQGVDIDTRTLIAEELGVDARFNLVAAGENLEARLTPELDIHTPPLPGFAVS
                     SWTTGVAVHFAYRGLGYAVDDAIYAALQDGRIAEIFKRHGLTHSPPMLR"
     gene            3353..3814
                     /locus_tag="AL3_04071"
     CDS             3887..4411
                     /locus_tag="AL3_04070"
                     /inference="ab initio prediction:Prodigal:002006"
                     /codon_start=1
                     /transl_table=11
                     /product="hypothetical protein"
                     /translation="MELNDSRVIAAPRSKVWAALLSADVLKECVPGCQEMTGSVEDGFE
                     ATVVQKVGPVKATFKGSVTLSDLVELESVKLSGEGKGGAAGFAKGAADVTLSDAPEGTL
                     LTYAVDARVGGKLAQLGGRVIDGVARKMADQFFENFQNAVEPQDVPEPETSEEGETGEE
                     KKGWIKRVLGG"
     gene            3887..4411
                     /locus_tag="AL3_04070"
     CDS             4440..4922
                     /gene="coxS"
                     /locus_tag="AL3_04069"
                     /EC_number="1.2.5.3"
                     /inference="ab initio prediction:Prodigal:002006"
                     /inference="similar to AA sequence:UniProtKB:P19921"
                     /codon_start=1
                     /transl_table=11
                     /product="Carbon monoxide dehydrogenase small chain"
                     /translation="MKISMTVNGKAVSGDVEGRTLLSGFLRDHLSLTGTHVGCDTAQCG
                     ACVVHVNGEAVKSCNMLAAEADGADVGTIEGQATADGSLNVIQQAFQDHHGLQCGFCTP
                     GMVMSAAALLKENPRPTEAEIRKYLEGNLCRCTGYHNIVKAIMAASGQDVGSIAAE"
     gene            4440..4922
                     /locus_tag="AL3_04069"
                     /gene="coxS"
     CDS             5003..7363
                     /gene="cutL_2"
                     /locus_tag="AL3_04068"
                     /EC_number="1.2.5.3"
                     /inference="ab initio prediction:Prodigal:002006"
                     /inference="similar to AA sequence:UniProtKB:P19913"
                     /codon_start=1
                     /transl_table=11
                     /product="Carbon monoxide dehydrogenase large chain"
                     /translation="MPKDSGIGASSKRREDVRFLTGAGNYTDDINVHGQAYVHFLRSDI
                     AHGRIKSVDTSAAEGMPGVVKVFTGKDFEGVGGMPCGWEVTDKHGAPMQEPPHPILAQG
                     KVRHVGDPIAAVVADSLEQARDAAEAIDVDIEELPAVIDMKAAAQDGATLVHDDLKNNI
                     CYDWQLGEADDAKVNEVFANAAHVTTLELVNNRLVANPMEPRVAVAEYSRGTDEYTLYT
                     TSQNPHVIRLLMCAFVLGLPEHKVRVVAPDVGGGFGTKIFHYAEEAFCTFAAKACNRPV
                     KWTASRSEAFMSDAQGRDHVSKIELALDADNNFVGLRTNTYANLGAYLSTFSSSVPTWL
                     HGTLMAGNYKTPVIQVNVKAMFTNTVPVDAYRGAGRPEATYQLERVIDKAARELGVDPI
                     ALRRQNFVTQFPYDTPVALTYDTGDYNGTMDKLEAAADLAGFAARRAQSEAKGKLRGLG
                     VNCYIEACGIAPSNIVGMLGARAGLYDAATVRVNATGSISVMVGAHSHGQGHETAFPQV
                     VADMIGIDESMVEIVHGDTSKIPFGMGTYGSRSLAVCGSAMVKATEKVIDKAKKIAAHL
                     LEASEADIELKDGQFSVAGTDKSVAWGDVTLTAYVPHNYPLEVEPGLEETAFYDPANFT
                     FPAGAYACEVEVDPDTGQVSIEKFTAADDFGNIVNPMIVDGQVHGGIGQGIGQALLENC
                     AYDENGQLLSASFMDYAMPRADDVPFYGVDHSSQTPCTHNPLGVKGCGEAGAIGSPPAV
                     VNAVLDALNSGGRAVDHIDMPMSPSRVWTAMHG"
     gene            5003..7363
                     /locus_tag="AL3_04068"
                     /gene="cutL_2"
     CDS             7459..8250
                     /gene="coxM_2"
                     /locus_tag="AL3_04067"
                     /EC_number="1.2.5.3"
                     /inference="ab initio prediction:Prodigal:002006"
                     /inference="similar to AA sequence:UniProtKB:P19920"
                     /codon_start=1
                     /transl_table=11
                     /product="Carbon monoxide dehydrogenase medium chain"
                     /translation="MYNFEFEKPSTIADAVAALAAEDAQALGGGQTLIPTLKQRLAAPS
                     KLVSVSGIPEMQGVCIEDDGSVSIGGATPHAVVAREAVGSYPALAALAGQIGDPAVRNR
                     GTIGGSVANNDPAACYPAGVLGSGATIVTNTRQIAADDFFQGMFTTALDEGEIITSVRF
                     PVPQAASYRKFLQPASRFALVGVYLARFADGVRVAVTGASEDGVFRWSEAEQALNKEFR
                     PDALMDLRVNPANMIADLHGSKEYRAHLVSVMTKRAVEDCL"
     gene            7459..8250
                     /locus_tag="AL3_04067"
                     /gene="coxM_2"
     CDS             complement(8298..9185)
                     /locus_tag="AL3_04066"
                     /inference="ab initio prediction:Prodigal:002006"
                     /codon_start=1
                     /transl_table=11
                     /product="hypothetical protein"
                     /translation="MNNRRRFLAISAAALASPSHAQPIRRRGYAMGAEISLTLDADPVE
                     AEHAIAALRSILEECEALFSLYRPNSALSELNRKGYLKSPDPAFVSLLTACSAAYDLTN
                     GRFDRTVQPIWLAASEIEAQHARRLIGWNRVGLTKELVQLGPDQALILNVIAQGFATDL
                     VVRALRKAGWEKVLVNIGEYYASGRQRLLGVTDPVHRLVEVTHLKDRAIATSSADVMRL
                     RSGGAHIIDPMGGNAPLWSTVSVQAPDATTADALSTAFRHASEAEIAATLAQAAGERIA
                     IRVRPNGKVVTLQG"
     gene            complement(8298..9185)
                     /locus_tag="AL3_04066"
     CDS             complement(9302..9637)
                     /locus_tag="AL3_04065"
                     /inference="ab initio prediction:Prodigal:002006"
                     /codon_start=1
                     /transl_table=11
                     /product="hypothetical protein"
                     /translation="MVEIRGTDGLACVVFAAPDQVDKTAEVEPFKTAITTFFFREWYYV
                     AYAIFWLVLGMAVFKGFCRYACPLCAFLAIGGLLRGRDCIERRAECGSPCQLRKVKCKF
                     GAITQAG"
     gene            complement(9302..9637)
                     /locus_tag="AL3_04065"
     CDS             complement(9639..9983)
                     /locus_tag="AL3_04064"
                     /inference="ab initio prediction:Prodigal:002006"
                     /codon_start=1
                     /transl_table=11
                     /product="hypothetical protein"
                     /translation="MNALAARPLFTPVRLGVLALVTVFVGWWGQGQLWIVTVLGALRTA
                     LDGGSFAFLLYDPFSLLIWAVTLAGLIAWGRGLFCGWLCPFGALREFAHHLGKALRIPQ
                     VEPSKKWATV"
     gene            complement(9639..9983)
                     /locus_tag="AL3_04064"
     CDS             complement(9993..11219)
                     /locus_tag="AL3_04063"
                     /inference="ab initio prediction:Prodigal:002006"
                     /codon_start=1
                     /transl_table=11
                     /product="hypothetical protein"
                     /translation="MLLFGGLVILVEPVSRDDIESDIRAPFALGAALYENGVYSLLNSG
                     GADAGYVFESKPLAPLPGFSGAPINMLIVLDLEGSFLDVQLIEHNEPIFVLGLGEPLST
                     NSSSNTGAFRSRIPSLSEPRTAMQQPGRHWSIWTGLQKRRQVVRIVHETVMGAALTVAR
                     EKMQGLATAPPAFPDPDYQEELNWQDLIDQGIATCKVYTNAQADALFNGTLWEDDDPEP
                     QYSPDDPYLDLWVVDVGPKASARAALTTDSYEEVQRFMEISDNDEPILVIETVRHGPVS
                     EDFVRNTTPDWISAEQSGLPVALRDADLLVELADNMPDGVAMILRTDRRLGFEPSREWV
                     LKVLAVREHGMFQPETGSVTLDVAHISPERFFDRPEQIVPAPPWLEALRNRQLDLVFLG
                     VFLAALLAV"
     gene            complement(9993..11219)
                     /locus_tag="AL3_04063"
     CDS             complement(11597..13423)
                     /gene="opuD_2"
                     /locus_tag="AL3_04062"
                     /inference="ab initio prediction:Prodigal:002006"
                     /inference="similar to AA sequence:UniProtKB:P54417"
                     /codon_start=1
                     /transl_table=11
                     /product="Glycine betaine transporter OpuD"
                     /db_xref="COG:COG1292"
                     /translation="MSIPEPFTDVEIETADSGFYENYSVPIALISKAIMVGLVLWALVF
                     PANANSTLGSLNSQLLEVFNSFYIVIVGFFFFFLAVVAIIPSTGRRIMGTPGEKPEFSN
                     FSWFSMMFGAGLGVGLMVFATAEPLGLWGSNPVVLSGEVAGNDPESVQSAYRFTFLHYG
                     FHAWAIYVVTGLSLAYYAYTRDMPLTIRSALTPLFGRFVNGFFGHVVDVLGVVATILGV
                     SVTIGYGVSQFIDGLYAITGMQWIMDLGGEVPTPSKVGLISGLVVIMGLSIISAVSGVG
                     RGVKYLSNLNLVLSIILLGTFVVFGSFVFAMTTYGTAMIDYILHFLSLSFNAYGPLSAE
                     AFAAALPAEAQAHAADLMGGATNAWGSFDGFKSGLEGAAAELDEATLAAAYAAGEQGRQ
                     FGWQAGWTTFYWAWWIAFSPFVGLFLARISKGRTVREFILGCVFAPALVCFAWMTVLGG
                     TAIDLELAGAAEGAIIGASNTNKLFTTLSFMIDGGLLSMLNVMCVILIMTFLVTSADSG
                     ILVMNTIMSGGSQETGIKHRIIWGVILTAVIGALILAAGENNPMDALRNAMIIGALPFT
                     MVMGLMCVSLAKALFRDSQRDKHSANSAQAAE"
     gene            complement(11597..13423)
                     /locus_tag="AL3_04062"
                     /gene="opuD_2"
     CDS             complement(13849..14793)
                     /gene="ophA1"
                     /locus_tag="AL3_04061"
                     /EC_number="1.-.-.-"
                     /inference="ab initio prediction:Prodigal:002006"
                     /inference="similar to AA sequence:UniProtKB:P33164"
                     /codon_start=1
                     /transl_table=11
                     /product="Phthalate dioxygenase reductase"
                     /translation="MDTQVARLVRKTRLSPDTSDFCFEIENGRFTSLQPGAHVDIYLAD
                     DLVRQYSLWSWSQDGRVINVAVKREDEGRGGSVAMHALQEGAMVEIGGPRNHFKLENHD
                     RHVTLIAGGIGATPLVAMARELMNRGQDFRVYYLVRSREFAAMDAQFKALGLEEWYHLH
                     CDDTDGRFDLASVMQSMPVGADVYTCGPEPMLNAVLEAGASLRGGAIHFERFAPASDID
                     HDPNAEFQIEIQSTGAVYPVGKEETILEVLQNNGVQVDFGCSEGLCGSCIVDVVSGQVD
                     HRDGILTPQEQESHEFLCTCVSRAKSDKLVLKL"
     gene            complement(13849..14793)
                     /locus_tag="AL3_04061"
                     /gene="ophA1"
     CDS             14892..15839
                     /gene="gcvA_10"
                     /locus_tag="AL3_04060"
                     /inference="ab initio prediction:Prodigal:002006"
                     /inference="similar to AA sequence:UniProtKB:P0A9F6"
                     /codon_start=1
                     /transl_table=11
                     /product="Glycine cleavage system transcriptional
                     activator"
                     /translation="MNVAHLYLLNNAATMSRRHYNLPPLTTLSAFEAAARHLSFKEAAG
                     ELSVTPGAVSHQIKALESELGSALFVRKHRGVELTEDGQDLFEVLGSSFRQISKVLEKI
                     RSGDSENPVTVGSTTAVAALWLSPSVIRFWQDYPHVKVNQMAQDKPFSDRPDIDFFIRY
                     GRDVNSQLNHTKLYRDTLTPVCSPEMALELKGASLEDLVERRLIHLETQDNTWTTWPSW
                     FHDLGYTGVVPVQSRVNSYALVLQLARKGAGLALGWKRLIQPMLTSGKLVALEEFSLPA
                     PNNFYLVGRPDDQLTEGALALKNWLLDELSEGSV"
     gene            14892..15839
                     /locus_tag="AL3_04060"
                     /gene="gcvA_10"
     CDS             15943..17100
                     /gene="yeaW"
                     /locus_tag="AL3_04059"
                     /EC_number="1.14.13.239"
                     /inference="ab initio prediction:Prodigal:002006"
                     /inference="similar to AA sequence:UniProtKB:P0ABR7"
                     /codon_start=1
                     /transl_table=11
                     /product="Carnitine monooxygenase oxygenase subunit"
                     /db_xref="COG:COG4638"
                     /translation="MNKHSALSSVLTPVNTAKGLPNEHYIDPDVFAEEREAVLFANWSG
                     IGFGKDIPEAGDAFPIDFLGVPLLMVRDRDGQIGVFQNTCRHRGMILVDKPQKIRGAIR
                     CPYHSWCYGLNGELRTAPHVGGPGQNTHEDLDFAELGLIRIRSYVWRDVVFVNVDGNAP
                     EFEEVHGELMERWKDFEQPMYHGGAGASVRLELKSNWKLAVENFCESYHLPWVHPGLNS
                     YSRLEDHYNINELGKYSGQGTYVYRQFEGQNGEKLDDFQNLSEKWNEGAEYIVVYPNTL
                     LGVQRDHGFAFIIDPITHERSNERIELYYAKKPEDAPEHEALRAKNAQLWKTVFEEDVF
                     VVEGMQKGRHGVKFDGGRFSPAMDGPTHCFHHWVATQIEQARAEA"
     gene            15943..17100
                     /locus_tag="AL3_04059"
                     /gene="yeaW"
     CDS             17357..17596
                     /locus_tag="AL3_04058"
                     /inference="ab initio prediction:Prodigal:002006"
                     /codon_start=1
                     /transl_table=11
                     /product="hypothetical protein"
                     /translation="MDLQELDKHLLQAHADNDVPALIRLYHEAADRAEQNQDLDAACFY
                     LTHAFVFALEYGAPEADELNRKLYERGRAHRLVF"
     gene            17357..17596
                     /locus_tag="AL3_04058"
     CDS             17642..18673
                     /gene="cdhR_6"
                     /locus_tag="AL3_04057"
                     /inference="ab initio prediction:Prodigal:002006"
                     /inference="similar to AA sequence:UniProtKB:Q9HTH5"
                     /codon_start=1
                     /transl_table=11
                     /product="HTH-type transcriptional regulator CdhR"
                     /db_xref="COG:COG4977"
                     /translation="MTHFTFLCLEDFPLAALSMAIDPLRVANEISRSDGLGWTVVSEDG
                     QQIMSSSRLSINPDKALSDVEETDVVLVFAGASARLKDRKASGGALRRLLSRGARIGSV
                     SGSLFALAEEKFFDGYSCSAHFCYTAALKEQFDRVNLCDTLYTIDRNRMSFAGTSAVFE
                     FMLGVISDEVSDAVAVETACWFQYATLRDADTLQVLPGYSKNQTRNALPRPVRRAIELF
                     ANNIENKISIEQVSKRVGMSIRQLERHFKKETGISPGGYYRRLRLDAARQKLLYTDQPL
                     QEIALSVGYDSASSFSSNYRRAFGLPPAQERKERSRGARHAALSLGHRPSQGPGHLNQH
                     VVN"
     gene            17642..18673
                     /locus_tag="AL3_04057"
                     /gene="cdhR_6"
     CDS             complement(18632..19195)
                     /locus_tag="AL3_04056"
                     /inference="ab initio prediction:Prodigal:002006"
                     /codon_start=1
                     /transl_table=11
                     /product="hypothetical protein"
                     /translation="MRDFVAKTAIGGSEPKRDVVGTLTFQEREDVALASVSARLGHEET
                     VKAKLQTVCGIPVPEAGRWEKGETSSLHWLGPDQYLCEEAFAGPLELARRMETELVGMA
                     SVTDQSDAFTRIDMNGQGATVLLQRLTVLDVEQMQAGAFNRTAIHHVGCLLRCNEARTD
                     FSIYAPRSYAISVHHMLIEVARAL"
     gene            complement(18632..19195)
                     /locus_tag="AL3_04056"
     CDS             complement(19188..22142)
                     /gene="soxA_4"
                     /locus_tag="AL3_04055"
                     /EC_number="1.5.3.1"
                     /inference="ab initio prediction:Prodigal:002006"
                     /inference="similar to AA sequence:UniProtKB:Q46337"
                     /codon_start=1
                     /transl_table=11
                     /product="Sarcosine oxidase subunit alpha"
                     /translation="MTQNNRLQGGLIDRSKKLRFTFDGKSYEGYQGDTLASALLANDVR
                     LVGRSFKYHRPRGVLASGSEEPNALVELRTGNRQEPNTGATTVELFDGLEATSQNRWPS
                     LAFDALSINDRLSPFLTAGFYYKTFMWPKAFWEKLYEPMIRKAAGLGSLTQEADPDIYD
                     KGYLHCDVLVIGAGPSGLIAALTAARSGARVILADEDSRMGGRLLSDCDRFEGISNADW
                     VAQTLGELASMDNVRLLTRTTVFGAYDHGIHGALERVSDHLAVPEAGKPRQILWRIYAK
                     HTVLCAGSTERPIAFENNDRPGIMLAGAMRAYANRWAVTPGQRVAIFTNNDEGHRAAQD
                     LIKAGINVVAAIDPRHDAPRIAECELLAGAQVTNTQGRLGLKSITVQMADGQTRPIEVS
                     GLGVSGGWNPNVQLTCHQRGRPQWFEPLAAFIPPAELPKGMSVAGAAAGNLTSHGAIAS
                     GTNAALAALDGLGIRACPVDLPKAEDDEIRITPLWHVPGTGRAWLDFQNDVTVKDVKLA
                     EQEGFRSVEHLKRYTTLGMATDQGKTANVGALAVMAEITGKSIPETGTTIFRPPYTPVA
                     MGAWAGRSVGKEFKPTRLTPSHQWAEEQGAVFVEVGPWLRAQWFPKAGETHWRESVDRE
                     VLAVRSGVGVCDVTTLGKIDVQCADAAEFLNKIYCNGFAKLPVGKTRYGLMLREDGIAM
                     DDGTAARLAEDHFVVTTTTANAVGVYRHMEFVHQCLFPDMDVQMISTTDAWAQYAIAGP
                     KSRELLQRVVDDGHDISNEGFPFMACGEVTIAGGVPARLFRISFSGELAYELAVPTRYG
                     DALIRHLMALGEPFGVTPYGTEALGVLRIEKGHATGNELNGTTSAHNLGMGRMVSTQKD
                     SIGATLSAREALTDPDGLALVGIQPVNNADAVLAGGHVFDEDAPHLPENDLGYVTSAAY
                     SPHLSSSIGLAFVKRGAQRLGDTVQIVSPVDDTNIKATLVSAHFVDPEGERLRA"
     gene            complement(19188..22142)
                     /locus_tag="AL3_04055"
                     /gene="soxA_4"
     CDS             complement(22139..22426)
                     /gene="soxD_2"
                     /locus_tag="AL3_04054"
                     /EC_number="1.5.3.1"
                     /inference="ab initio prediction:Prodigal:002006"
                     /inference="similar to AA sequence:UniProtKB:Q46336"
                     /codon_start=1
                     /transl_table=11
                     /product="Sarcosine oxidase subunit delta"
                     /translation="MIINHPLLGPRDASEFTYLGDASLINRPDWQSDTAAAEFHDYVYL
                     RDNPAGTHRELWFHEQGDRSWLVVTRDTLTHEILATELARDVARKTGRGK"
     gene            complement(22139..22426)
                     /locus_tag="AL3_04054"
                     /gene="soxD_2"
     CDS             complement(22439..23689)
                     /gene="soxB_2"
                     /locus_tag="AL3_04053"
                     /EC_number="1.5.3.1"
                     /inference="ab initio prediction:Prodigal:002006"
                     /inference="similar to AA sequence:UniProtKB:P40875"
                     /codon_start=1
                     /transl_table=11
                     /product="Sarcosine oxidase subunit beta"
                     /translation="MRYSALAIMRQVLNGHRGWTPAWRDPEPQSSYDFIVIGGGGHGLA
                     TAYYLAKEHNAAKVAVLEKGWIGGGNVGRNTTIIRANYLLDGNQPFYELSLKLWENLEQ
                     DLNYNAMVSQRGILNLCHTDAQRDAYRRRGNAMMFTGSGAELLDAEGVRAMYPFLNFDD
                     ARFPIKGGLLHRRGGTARHDGVAWGYARAADQRGVDIIQNCEVTGFRIENGKLLGVETT
                     RGYIGAKKVGVAVAGSSGRVMAQAGMRLPIESHVLQAFVTEGLKPVLDGVITYGAGHFY
                     VSQSDKGGLVFGGDIDGYNTYAQRGNLPVVEDVAEGGMSLMPMIGRARLLRMWGGVMDM
                     SMDGSPFIDHTGIEGLYFNGGWCYGGFKATPASGFCFAHLMATDRPHDVASAYRLDRFR
                     TGQMIDEKGVGAQPNLH"
     gene            complement(22439..23689)
                     /locus_tag="AL3_04053"
                     /gene="soxB_2"
     CDS             complement(23903..25147)
                     /locus_tag="AL3_04052"
                     /inference="ab initio prediction:Prodigal:002006"
                     /codon_start=1
                     /transl_table=11
                     /product="hypothetical protein"
                     /translation="MADGCACDRHADMYLTVEDALERGLSVADPVAETEILPLEQAIGR
                     VLAEDCASKVDMPAFDNSAMDGYAIRTGDLGDGPVFELLIAGRVAAGDCGDHDAPEGSA
                     LRIFTGAPVPPEFDAVLMQEDCDLLIDRIRFSRRPKPGKHIRRAGEDLCAGGPILRRGC
                     EIGPREMAALASAGYGEVLVFRKLKVTIFSTGSELRQPGEPLDPGQIYNSNRYMLLALL
                     QKPWIELIDRGPVVDDPTRLEQVLREACDASDLIVTTGGVSVGDEDHMPRLFSAIGGET
                     DVMKVAMKPGKPVMFGRRERALYVGLPGNPVSAYVTWQIIGSQMMARRAGLCHRPQVPV
                     QAVLAEPVQRRAGRQEYRPVQIDGTSPRGLPNVRLMAPSYSGRVALLAQADGLAIIPAE
                     IEDLPAGHSIELLRF"
     gene            complement(23903..25147)
                     /locus_tag="AL3_04052"
     CDS             complement(25140..25487)
                     /locus_tag="AL3_04051"
                     /inference="ab initio prediction:Prodigal:002006"
                     /codon_start=1
                     /transl_table=11
                     /product="hypothetical protein"
                     /translation="MNTWLTLSAPIPAKDTEGFERMAGLPTVTSTFGMNSDCARVSELC
                     GQPEQDLSSVKEGDDGTGRAAHGRHNVGTLPVVADPSSDLEKFNDGLPNLDPDEQPGFA
                     GHLIFSEIQNG"
     gene            complement(25140..25487)
                     /locus_tag="AL3_04051"
     CDS             complement(25814..27244)
                     /gene="araE"
                     /locus_tag="AL3_04050"
                     /EC_number="1.2.1.26"
                     /inference="ab initio prediction:Prodigal:002006"
                     /inference="similar to AA sequence:UniProtKB:Q1JUP4"
                     /codon_start=1
                     /transl_table=11
                     /product="Alpha-ketoglutaric semialdehyde dehydrogenase 1"
                     /translation="MYPELRLFIGGTWRKTGRDIPVVNPATEEELGRLPCASAKDLDDA
                     LQAAVEGFRLWRRTSPRERADTILRAAALMRQRQEEIAHSITLEHGKPLKQARLEVIRG
                     AEFFEWDAGEAMRTYGRIIPAAQGHKFAVHHQPVGVVAAFSPWNFPMSQPARKIAGALA
                     SGCSVILKAAEETPAGALHIAKAFEDAGLPAGVLNLVFGEPSEISGHLIPQDPVRLVAF
                     TGSTTVGRHLTTLAARHDTRVLMELGGHAPVIVCEDTDVQSAAVSGAVRKMRNAGQVCT
                     SPTRFFAHESIFDAYAAGFVERVKATVVGNGLDATVEMGPTANDRRVPALSELVEDAVA
                     QGATLATGGSRLGERGYFFEPTVLLNVPKAARIMREEPFGPVAVINPVASLDEAIALAN
                     SVPYGLAGYAFTNRADYIDRLIDEVEVGNLSINTLEASMPETPFGGVKSSGYGREGGTE
                     GLENYMTVKNVWHSARIC"
     gene            complement(25814..27244)
                     /locus_tag="AL3_04050"
                     /gene="araE"
     CDS             complement(27326..28291)
                     /gene="gbpR"
                     /locus_tag="AL3_04049"
                     /inference="ab initio prediction:Prodigal:002006"
                     /inference="similar to AA sequence:UniProtKB:P52661"
                     /codon_start=1
                     /transl_table=11
                     /product="HTH-type transcriptional regulator GbpR"
                     /translation="MVGRHSRIVDRALTRLKLRQLRLLVAVGAHGNIQNAARELGISQP
                     AATKMIQDLELDFEVKLFTRTNRGVVPTVFGETLIRHGKLIFAQVSNAAQELDDLNEGN
                     SGRVVVGTLLAASTSLLPAAIELLLEDRPNVAVKISEGTNEVLMPRLLSGEIDMVVGRL
                     PSHRHRDKIRQEKLFEDRILAIVGPQHPLAERDAVTFAQTKPFGWILPPQETTLRRQAD
                     HFFVGQQQYVPPVAIESVSYLTNRALLQSRDLIGLMPAEVVVQDIENNHLAQLTWEVPF
                     GQGPIGVSFRADDDLSPAGRAFKTALHRAAQSRQTRYPPI"
     gene            complement(27326..28291)
                     /locus_tag="AL3_04049"
                     /gene="gbpR"
     CDS             complement(28294..29067)
                     /gene="nadX"
                     /locus_tag="AL3_04048"
                     /EC_number="1.4.1.21"
                     /inference="ab initio prediction:Prodigal:002006"
                     /inference="similar to AA sequence:UniProtKB:Q9X1X6"
                     /codon_start=1
                     /transl_table=11
                     /product="L-aspartate dehydrogenase"
                     /db_xref="COG:COG1712"
                     /translation="MKIAVIGTGAIAQFVQRMLPEHGHELAAILVRPHRVDPKSPKSIG
                     SVDDLPAGIEIVLDCAGHEALAGLGPDILARGLDIISVSAGALADQQVSDRLDRAARKG
                     GARLHLASGAIGGLDCLSAAAVGPLKSVTYVGRKPPAGWKGSLAEHSLDLGNITAAETH
                     FQGSAREAALAYPKNANVAAAVALAGVGFDNTQVRLIADPTIHKNIHEVEAEGDFGTFQ
                     FRISGTALPDNPRSSALAAMSVLSKLDQLCKPIVL"
     gene            complement(28294..29067)
                     /locus_tag="AL3_04048"
                     /gene="nadX"
     CDS             29214..30167
                     /gene="dapA_4"
                     /locus_tag="AL3_04047"
                     /EC_number="4.3.3.7"
                     /inference="ab initio prediction:Prodigal:002006"
                     /inference="protein motif:HAMAP:MF_00418"
                     /codon_start=1
                     /transl_table=11
                     /product="4-hydroxy-tetrahydrodipicolinate synthase"
                     /translation="MKYSKHDAKAYAREHMTGIWAAALNPFNDDLSLDESGLRANIRHW
                     IDDLDIQGLFVAGKQGEFFSMSIEERKRNFEIAVDECAGKAGVIVSVSDQNMNTALDLA
                     HHAQNCGADYIVLHAPVLSFVQDRGEVLYQYYKRFCNELDIGIAMWSHPDSGYLMQPEE
                     CARIADLPNIVAIKYSVPREMYVKLTHMVGDRIHVSTSAEHEWLDNILELDWKLYLCSS
                     PPYQLQSKVDQRMNEYTRLAFAGKADEARRVFDSLNPVRDAMKRARPAGKPTAFGKYWQ
                     ELLGQVGGRVRPPMLELTEAEKAIIRKAFDECGLRV"
     gene            29214..30167
                     /locus_tag="AL3_04047"
                     /gene="dapA_4"
     CDS             30273..30815
                     /gene="nbaC"
                     /locus_tag="AL3_04046"
                     /EC_number="1.13.11.6"
                     /inference="ab initio prediction:Prodigal:002006"
                     /inference="similar to AA sequence:UniProtKB:Q1LCS4"
                     /codon_start=1
                     /transl_table=11
                     /product="3-hydroxyanthranilate 3,4-dioxygenase"
                     /translation="MSKLKAFNFKAWIDEHRHLLKPPVGNRQVWEDADLMVTVVGGPNK
                     RTDYHDDPVEEFFYQLEGDMVLKIYDGEEFYDVPIREGEVFLLPPHVRHSPQRPQEGSI
                     GLVIEPKRQTGELDAIEWYCFECGSLVHRAEMQLKSIVDDLPPVYQKFYASEQDRTCPN
                     CQAVHPGKEPPEGWVTL"
     gene            30273..30815
                     /locus_tag="AL3_04046"
                     /gene="nbaC"
     CDS             30839..31813
                     /gene="dctP_3"
                     /locus_tag="AL3_04045"
                     /inference="ab initio prediction:Prodigal:002006"
                     /inference="similar to AA sequence:UniProtKB:Q5LSJ5"
                     /codon_start=1
                     /transl_table=11
                     /product="Solute-binding protein"
                     /db_xref="COG:COG1638"
                     /translation="MRHFAKIAASAAALALASVAAHAEEFRLGLITPPPHIWTKAAEAF
                     GAELNEASGGAHSVSVFPARQLGNEAEMLQQLQTGALDMAFMTVAEVSNRAPELGAFYA
                     PYLADDIGHAGRILRSDTAKSMLEPLPGQVGVVGLGYGMAGLRQIVSRGEVSSAEDLSG
                     LKLRITPFTPILDFYNAVGAAPTPMPLPAVYDALANGQVDAIDMDAELIWVLKYYEHAD
                     TIVQSDHMMFPMVGLVSAKVWAGLSEEDRAMIAELMAKHVDSTIDAYVENDAKWLEQIE
                     GTGKAYKKVDASFFGDAIEEWNGIWSQKTSSLDALRQTAAETK"
     gene            30839..31813
                     /locus_tag="AL3_04045"
                     /gene="dctP_3"
     CDS             31877..32410
                     /locus_tag="AL3_04044"
                     /inference="ab initio prediction:Prodigal:002006"
                     /codon_start=1
                     /transl_table=11
                     /product="hypothetical protein"
                     /translation="MLYRLSAGLARVELWCAAFLAVCITILILLNVVTRTAGNALFWVD
                     ELAIYAMVWMTFLGASSALHHRSSVSISIVSDNVPERAKPLIRKGVDVVVFAFSFAMLW
                     FCWRWFLPLDIASSGFDVAAFQGQTFNFIYAEPTLTLGLPKYLFWLVIWLFAVGATLHS
                     TMHLLSAPGKGAQP"
     gene            31877..32410
                     /locus_tag="AL3_04044"
     CDS             32407..33666
                     /gene="siaM_2"
                     /locus_tag="AL3_04043"
                     /inference="ab initio prediction:Prodigal:002006"
                     /inference="similar to AA sequence:UniProtKB:Q9KR66"
                     /codon_start=1
                     /transl_table=11
                     /product="Sialic acid TRAP transporter large permease
                     protein SiaM"
                     /db_xref="COG:COG1593"
                     /translation="MSPIVFLATLLLSVPVAIVLAITAIWYIWESGNTVLYDSFAQKMF
                     GGLENYGLLAIPLFMLTGELMNEGGMTRRLVALARVFVGGFRGGLAYINLLANMFMAAI
                     IGSATAQIAVMSRAMVPAMEEEGYDKGFAAATTAAGGLLAPVIPPSMMFVIFGVLAQIP
                     IGDMFIAGILPGLILAGAFASVITLIGWWQNFPKGHWMTRAEAVQALISAAPALLIPMS
                     IIGGILFGIATPTESAAIASLIAFLVGWLVYGDLKPSNLAQMFKRTAANASMILFMIAA
                     ASVFGWVIIYEEIPQQLAGLITSVTSDPFVFLLIVNLALLLVGMVIDGIAAIILITPIL
                     LPIATGSYDISPYQFGIVACLNLVLGLLTPPVGIGLYIASSMSGTSPGSILKSLWPFLI
                     AVTLVLLLLSYYPSLSTLLI"
     gene            32407..33666
                     /locus_tag="AL3_04043"
                     /gene="siaM_2"
     CDS             33787..34335
                     /gene="resA"
                     /locus_tag="AL3_04042"
                     /inference="ab initio prediction:Prodigal:002006"
                     /inference="protein motif:HAMAP:MF_01319"
                     /codon_start=1
                     /transl_table=11
                     /product="Thiol-disulfide oxidoreductase ResA"
                     /translation="MLLDTPICDFGWKAPDFTLKDPNGQAFKMSDHLQNGLLIAFICNH
                     CPYVKTITDRLAQDTDLLMSKGIGVLAVMSNDYRDYAEDSPPNMLEFARQNGFNFPYLV
                     DEDQSVGKAYGAVCTPDFFGLNADGKLQYRGRLDNLGRGQTGKREPELVNAMLQIAETG
                     QGPQDQIPSMGCSIKWTRG"
     gene            33787..34335
                     /locus_tag="AL3_04042"
                     /gene="resA"
     CDS             34339..34716
                     /locus_tag="AL3_04041"
                     /inference="ab initio prediction:Prodigal:002006"
                     /codon_start=1
                     /transl_table=11
                     /product="hypothetical protein"
                     /translation="MEITSLDHVNLRTTRLDEMIDWYCNLLGMRVGPRPPFPFPGAWLY
                     VEENAFVHLVGVEAEATGSDADLKLEHFAFSATGLDRFEAHLKTNGVSYRRVELTAIDT
                     VQLNVWDPDGNHIHIDFRTDE"
     gene            34339..34716
                     /locus_tag="AL3_04041"
     CDS             34908..38228
                     /locus_tag="AL3_04040"
                     /inference="ab initio prediction:Prodigal:002006"
                     /codon_start=1
                     /transl_table=11
                     /product="hypothetical protein"
                     /translation="MADIDEWLIRNGLSKYVDAFSRHEVELGDLPELSDDDLVTIGLPL
                     GPRRRFLKAIRDETGQPAGSHRAHQEPNIIAERRQLTVMFIDLVGSTAISQKLDPEDLA
                     EVLRLFKETCAAAVAAFDGHIASYYGDGIMVFFGFPHAHEDDPERAIHAGLRIVREIPE
                     LRTHAHLEVRIGIATGLVVVGDLRGEKMFEDGTAMGETPNLAARLQSMADPGTMIVAPT
                     TRELAGDAFEYVRRGTFQLKGFAKEVEAWQVTGTRQTLSRFLAADDARMSSLVGRAQEH
                     ETLQSKWKLARQGQGQVVLVSGEAGIGKSRLIEELRRTIPDAKQRQLRFQCSPFHDASA
                     LYPIIRQLENAAELRAGDSTDNKLNKIHGVLGDPSEGSLKLAAALLSVPFEDRLGPLDL
                     TPEQIMKQTLDMLVNHVIGMAQETPTLLLFEDAHWIDPTTKTLLDQLVTRIEDARLLMV
                     MSYRTGFDPGWPQSRNLMHVALQQLDFAQVKEIVNDVAKGKTVPDEVHHLIAARSNGVP
                     LFVEEVTKDLLESDLLTERADAYTIDRSTPSATVPKTLHDALMARLDRLSSAKEVAQIG
                     AVIGPQFSYPMIASVSRFDERALRSGLDLLVDAGIVFVSDSEPEETFSYRHALIRDTAY
                     NSLLKRERRTLHARVVQALNSASLHENSAGPEILAHHYTMADMPDEAIEHWYLAGQRAV
                     ERSAGIEAATQLGRALALLEQQEDSVDRDRMETKIQTLRAGVLRSTAGIAADETGAVYA
                     RIRDLCNRLGETEQLFPVLNGLYAYHLVRGEYDLAKDVAAQLLDLSKLTDETHHIMIAH
                     RAMGAVLLHIGQQDAAYAHLRQALHLYDPQQHSRLAYVYGTDHAAITSCFLSMTVWLRG
                     EPDRALEIQHQAISAAQKLNHAHSLAQTLTYLCMLHLLRREPEQVYDVAARLEELATKH
                     TFPFMTLTANVWRCWADAQIKPGPETIRAMRDASEAWWASGAGNYKPVFLTALAEASLK
                     ANDPKAAQRLLDEAREQQVLTNEAWAQPETDRIQALVRSMGTAADDLFTEALETARKQQ
                     ARMFELRTAVDYVQTCDRFGCTPASPPDLGKILAMIVGGAQTRDVARALSLLNQSKVS"
     gene            34908..38228
                     /locus_tag="AL3_04040"
     CDS             complement(38314..39345)
                     /gene="cuyA_2"
                     /locus_tag="AL3_04039"
                     /EC_number="4.4.1.25"
                     /inference="ab initio prediction:Prodigal:002006"
                     /inference="similar to AA sequence:UniProtKB:A3SQG3"
                     /codon_start=1
                     /transl_table=11
                     /product="L-cysteate sulfo-lyase"
                     /db_xref="COG:COG2515"
                     /translation="MKMKGTWSMIDAALSNYPRARLMTSVTPVERLERLSDQLGLDLWI
                     KRDDLTGLSFGGNKTRQLEFYMGEALRQRADTILITGAVQSNFVRTAAVAAAKLGMSSV
                     LQLEDRVTNMGEYYHRSGNVLLAQLLGAEHIGYPRGEDEAGADGALHERAEDLVAMGRK
                     PYVIHLGIDHPPLGALGYVAGAAELHTQISDFDAAVVPSGSGATHGGFLAGLRLVGQSA
                     PVYGICVRRDQNQQHARLQKVLRRLATMMGFDPALVMEDICTWDGALAPGYGRVGRATR
                     EALTLMARSEGIFLDPVYSAKTFAGLLGLLEQGIIKKGQKVVLLHTGGQPALFGYQDEL
                     QPS"
     gene            complement(38314..39345)
                     /locus_tag="AL3_04039"
                     /gene="cuyA_2"
     CDS             complement(39527..40219)
                     /gene="fixK_2"
                     /locus_tag="AL3_04038"
                     /inference="ab initio prediction:Prodigal:002006"
                     /inference="similar to AA sequence:UniProtKB:P26488"
                     /codon_start=1
                     /transl_table=11
                     /product="Nitrogen fixation regulation protein FixK"
                     /db_xref="COG:COG0664"
                     /translation="MSHEAQKAIARQSLLLRSLPDQHVDTLLRQAIWRQYDRGETIFLQ
                     EEEAKAVHVVLAGWVKLFRISPTGAEAVVSVFTRGESFGEAVALRNVPYPVSAEAVSAC
                     EVMHIPSPVLLSLMKEDPEIGVSILAATFTHLHALVAQLEQLKAQTGAQRVAEFLLNLC
                     DRESGHCEVELPYDKMLIAGRLGMKPESLSRAFSRLKPVGVKINRNHADIADMDDLRNY
                     AESDTSER"
     gene            complement(39527..40219)
                     /locus_tag="AL3_04038"
                     /gene="fixK_2"
     CDS             40407..41630
                     /gene="hemA_3"
                     /locus_tag="AL3_04037"
                     /EC_number="2.3.1.37"
                     /inference="ab initio prediction:Prodigal:002006"
                     /inference="similar to AA sequence:UniProtKB:P18079"
                     /codon_start=1
                     /transl_table=11
                     /product="5-aminolevulinate synthase"
                     /db_xref="COG:COG0156"
                     /translation="MDFERFFSQSLDALKDEGNYRVFIDLQRRCGAFPNARQTDGSIQR
                     DVRIWCSNDYLGMGQHPAVINAMHDALERCGAGAGGTRNISGTTHDHVLLEAELADLHG
                     KEAALLFTSGYVSNWAALGTLAAKIPGLIVFSDALNHASMIEGIRHSRAQKVIWKHNDL
                     ADLEAKLAAADPDAPKMIAFESVYSMDGDIAPIKEICDLAEKYGAMTYLDEVHAVGLYG
                     PRGGGIAEREGLMDRLTVIEGTLGKAFGVVGGYIAASAALCDFVRSFASGFIFTTALPP
                     SIAAGAAASIRHLKQSSAERDLQKARVDQVRARLDAEGIPHLPNPSHIIPVMVGDPLKC
                     KFISDTLLEEFGIYIQPINYPTVPKGTERLRITPSPVHTDEDIDHLVGALSALWQRCQI
                     ARIPLAAQ"
     gene            40407..41630
                     /locus_tag="AL3_04037"
                     /gene="hemA_3"
     CDS             complement(41686..41973)
                     /locus_tag="AL3_04036"
                     /inference="ab initio prediction:Prodigal:002006"
                     /codon_start=1
                     /transl_table=11
                     /product="hypothetical protein"
                     /translation="MAQPSSLTNSSRQRSPNSLTQAWLGLLALSVGSALLTLIGAPTAI
                     IAGGILLLALIKARVILKHYLDLENSQSWLRGFTMVLTGFSVVIFALYLI"
     gene            complement(41686..41973)
                     /locus_tag="AL3_04036"
     CDS             complement(41978..42526)
                     /gene="ctaE_2"
                     /locus_tag="AL3_04035"
                     /EC_number="1.9.3.1"
                     /inference="ab initio prediction:Prodigal:002006"
                     /inference="similar to AA sequence:UniProtKB:Q9AEL8"
                     /codon_start=1
                     /transl_table=11
                     /product="Cytochrome c oxidase subunit 3"
                     /db_xref="COG:COG1845"
                     /translation="MSDAPLINELPGEFLMWVLIISELLVFGAGMIAFMGVRLTDPAGF
                     AEAQSHLHRTGAALNTAVLVTSGYLAAQALHWRRSMQRLRARLALIFAALLGVVFLIIK
                     GTEYADKASQGIGYETHPFFLFYYMLTGFHAAHVLAGVGILLLVSWRDDPSNVEAGAQF
                     WHMVDLVWIMLFPVIYLLG"
     gene            complement(41978..42526)
                     /locus_tag="AL3_04035"
                     /gene="ctaE_2"
     CDS             complement(42523..44445)
                     /locus_tag="AL3_04034"
                     /inference="ab initio prediction:Prodigal:002006"
                     /codon_start=1
                     /transl_table=11
                     /product="hypothetical protein"
                     /translation="MVRIDFEPWEPEETIGKLWHTLASRLDAPQVHVGAAVDLSEVAGR
                     LAVLFRGLGGSPGVELRPVSPEVSRHRLSWRRKLATEVELMPRASFDGEILRLPDRLAV
                     FPAREANGALYVWLAAAAAHAGTRIDEEDPLRADLRALIAARHMVEATLDDAPGLRPLY
                     TELCKGVLYQRDIPSLPPAEAAVEELIRHMLGDPKPLSDQAEHLLALDDDLIAPRGYQP
                     LRPVPLWPELRAVGFSEHNEVENPDTEGPPEESGEKTHRARRRKSDQAERSDSFILHKF
                     EAILSWAEFLNINRRIDDDDPDNAKKAADDQEEIGLGQISKAPPTRLKLHLDLAPEDVN
                     RERLSGRILYPEWDVRTGQYLPDHVNVLLSDADIRDDAAEFGKDPATARRIRAVKRQFE
                     ALRPGRVMTRGHLDGDQLDMEAAVRAQVDRCANGEGTERVWMQSRPEARDLAVSILLDV
                     SRSTESAVTGRAVIDIEREALAALAWGLNACGDDFAIHAFSSLKRQRVYVQRCKRFDEP
                     MGTKVEQRIASLRPGHYTRLGAAIRHCSADLASQSRKRRLLLVITDGKPNDLDHYEGRH
                     GIEDTCMAIREARRAGQSVFGVTIDKTGKSWFPRMFGQGGFAVIPDPHRLTMALPQIYR
                     QLVGG"
     gene            complement(42523..44445)
                     /locus_tag="AL3_04034"
     CDS             complement(44454..45263)
                     /gene="nirQ"
                     /locus_tag="AL3_04033"
                     /inference="ab initio prediction:Prodigal:002006"
                     /inference="similar to AA sequence:UniProtKB:Q02441"
                     /codon_start=1
                     /transl_table=11
                     /product="Denitrification regulatory protein NirQ"
                     /db_xref="COG:COG0714"
                     /translation="MDGSMNLKEGAANAPFYLPQGDECDVFNAAYKNDLPVLLKGPTGC
                     GKTRFVAHMAAKLGRPLYTVACHDDLAAADLIGRYLLKGGETVWVDGPLTRAVREGAIC
                     YLDEVVEARKDVTVVLHPLTDDRRILPIDRTGEELEAAPGFMLVASYNPGYQNILKTLK
                     PSTRQRFISLEFDFPSPQMEAEVVAQESGLPLERCKPLVRLAGKLRGLKGQDLEEGVST
                     RLVVYAATLIAQGMSTDRAILAAMIEPLTDDEDIKRGLLDLVTAVFG"
     gene            complement(44454..45263)
                     /locus_tag="AL3_04033"
                     /gene="nirQ"
     CDS             complement(45269..46636)
                     /gene="norB"
                     /locus_tag="AL3_04032"
                     /EC_number="1.7.2.5"
                     /inference="ab initio prediction:Prodigal:002006"
                     /inference="similar to AA sequence:UniProtKB:P98008"
                     /codon_start=1
                     /transl_table=11
                     /product="Nitric oxide reductase subunit B"
                     /translation="MKYESQKIAYAYFAVAMALFAIQVIGGLLAGFIYVFPNFLSELLP
                     FNIVRMLHTNSLIVWLILGFFGAAYFLIPEEAEREIHSPKLAYLQLIILVVGTLGVVVT
                     YVFNLFEGNWLLGKEGREFLEQPKWVKAGIVVAALIFLYNVSMTVLKGKKTAITNILLL
                     GLWGLALLFLFAFYNPGNLSLDKQYWWYVVHLWVEGVWELIMASILAYLMLKLTGVDRE
                     VVEKWLYVIVAAALFSGILGTGHHYYWIGTPAYWQWIGSIFSSLEVIPFFAMMAFAFVM
                     VWKGRRDHPNKAALLWSLGCATLAFFGAGVWGFLHTLHGVNYYTHGTQITAAHGHLAFY
                     GAYVCLNLAIFSYAMPILKNRDPYNQVLNMGSFWLMTSGMVFMTFVLTFGGTVQTHMQR
                     VVGDYFMDVQDQIAIFYWMRLGSGLVVVLGALLFIYSIWVPRKEVIEPGAAETPAE"
     gene            complement(45269..46636)
                     /locus_tag="AL3_04032"
                     /gene="norB"
     CDS             complement(46653..47102)
                     /gene="norC"
                     /locus_tag="AL3_04031"
                     /inference="ab initio prediction:Prodigal:002006"
                     /inference="similar to AA sequence:UniProtKB:Q52527"
                     /codon_start=1
                     /transl_table=11
                     /product="Nitric oxide reductase subunit C"
                     /db_xref="COG:COG2010"
                     /translation="MRDVMTKSMARNIFYGGSLFFILIFLALSAHSHWYIVNSENAAKL
                     DDSVVRGKHVWEKHACVNCHSILGEGAYFAPEVGNVMTRWGVLDDPESAFESLKGWMEA
                     QPTGIPGRRQMPNFNLSDEELRDLTNFLIWTDNIDAQGWPPNEAG"
     gene            complement(46653..47102)
                     /locus_tag="AL3_04031"
                     /gene="norC"
     CDS             47428..48540
                     /locus_tag="AL3_04030"
                     /inference="ab initio prediction:Prodigal:002006"
                     /codon_start=1
                     /transl_table=11
                     /product="hypothetical protein"
                     /translation="MANYSYIGYAPGVITVDFNFGPDFITLDPNYDPATDRRVFDVTDA
                     AGGTILNGANPLPDTGTVFNGDRFNNENGDDATQTGVVTNLDGSTTFANGDIYLEESYS
                     LTNPSGGTIDVFRVEVEGTLVGYITSEPLVPGLTYTFQVSNVTPTNAPDTTDPTTIVDV
                     PCFVAGTRIMTPTGPTPIEDLKVGDVVLTADNGPQHIRWIGTRHLDQAALRARPRLKPI
                     RIEAGSLGDQLPERDLFVSPQHRMLVRSPIAVRMFDAEEVLVPAHILVGVPGISFADDT
                     RAVTYVHLLFDRHEIIYAEGAPSESLLTGAQALSSVHPDARAEILELFPELDQCNYVPL
                     AARRIPEKGKRARALVHRHIKNARPLIAER"
     gene            47428..48540
                     /locus_tag="AL3_04030"
     CDS             complement(48559..49755)
                     /locus_tag="AL3_04029"
                     /inference="ab initio prediction:Prodigal:002006"
                     /codon_start=1
                     /transl_table=11
                     /product="hypothetical protein"
                     /translation="MTAVIARVFSEGFRVFFLSAGLYGMFAGVAWGVWLASLDGLMPYM
                     DQSYAMPPVMWHAHEMIFGYATAALGGFFLTAVPNWTGAPEARARFITLVALIWMAGRL
                     AVWFSGVLPPLFVAVVDLSFVPILALKIASQLVRRPKPQNMVFLYLLVLMLASNVMVHL
                     EWMGVTVDTLNTGIRAGLLTLCSMIAILGGRITPAFTRNAMKRAGQPEASWPVTVAWLD
                     RATMILALLLPLLVLALDVGPVAGAVALVMGFVQLLRMARWRTGWALRQPILIALHLGL
                     GMLALGLVLWGMAAIGMGNEIGALHVLGIGCVGGMTLAVMSRAALGHSGRPLVAPKPMA
                     IAYGLMAVAALVRWLGSDMAGGYIAAMLTADGFWIAAMGLYLFAMWPALTGPRAVQQS"
     gene            complement(48559..49755)
                     /locus_tag="AL3_04029"
     CDS             50001..51677
                     /gene="nirS_2"
                     /locus_tag="AL3_04028"
                     /EC_number="1.7.2.1"
                     /inference="ab initio prediction:Prodigal:002006"
                     /inference="similar to AA sequence:UniProtKB:P24040"
                     /codon_start=1
                     /transl_table=11
                     /product="Nitrite reductase"
                     /translation="MSLGISYNKPGRAFGVGLAMLLGSVAAPTFAEEPTLSEEAFESSK
                     QLYFEQCAGCHGVLRKGATGKNLEPHWKKTAADGTVTEGGTLQLGQERLEKIIAWGTEG
                     GMNNFSDIMTEQEIKDMATYIMMEPPKPPEMSLEQMMATRKVYVEEEDYPTEPLHGRNW
                     ENFFVVIERDVGKVAVIDGDTKEVLTHIPTGYAVHVLKASEHHSLEEPEQPGRFWYTMG
                     RDGKMTKIDLWQTPDKMLVSEVKIAYDARDVAVSGDGKYVIGGGYWPPHFAIVDAQTME
                     PVKVVSTRGVNVDGEYVEEARVAAIYTTPNEPTWIVAVKELGQLWQVDYTDLDNLRIDK
                     IDSAKFLHDGFFDPTGRYFQIAANASNKMVVVDTETHKLEAMIDTAALPHPGPGANWVD
                     PNCGPVAGTTHLGVGTVTVWGNDPENRPDDAWKICYEVETDGPGLFVRTHPNSDYIWAD
                     QTKHPEPEIQQSVQVISKETGEIVKTIQITEDEGSAAVHFEFNADGTEVWVSKWNLSDS
                     KEPNGQIVIFDAKTLEEIGRIEGLYAPTGKFNVYNRSNHVT"
     gene            50001..51677
                     /locus_tag="AL3_04028"
                     /gene="nirS_2"
     CDS             51802..53586
                     /locus_tag="AL3_04027"
                     /inference="ab initio prediction:Prodigal:002006"
                     /codon_start=1
                     /transl_table=11
                     /product="hypothetical protein"
                     /translation="MTSEPEKKKPIWRRYFLWGMPVAGIAGAFAAGIIFWGGFNTAMEA
                     TNTKEFCISCHEMRDFVYEEYTGTIHDVNRSGVGAVCSDCHVPKDWTHKMIRKIKASKE
                     LYGKMVGTINTREKFEAKRVHLAMNEWERMKATDSRECRNCHDFESMMPEFQKPRARQQ
                     HLNAMTVGQTCIDCHKGIAHSDARERADEEYLEKLEAPNPDFIRPIPPEYLASLEKIEA
                     KEAAEAEAEKAAKKAQQEAVQAQIAAAVDAALDEERAKTSGEDAAAPSGGASDVGSNID
                     WNAVAAADLKLFYPGQASFEWVQNGKFHGGARPLTKGGDQCTTCHAKELDTIGNKIVAG
                     GDLEPTPIPGKRGVIDATVQAAHDDENLYIRLQWPDAGHNPAPFVDGGKMDPDNQIKVA
                     MMITGTGIELGDQVGCWASCHADNTYMPFAPEVDAIASNADVAGRLNATDTVTKYISES
                     RTDVEIKGRRGKTLGGWDKLKAEEQIEQYLADGTYLDLMRVYADGSATNGYLLEQRVVN
                     DGEIAASAELSGGMWTVVFTRPLNSGAPGDVPLEAGKTYTVGFAIHDDFTAARFHHVTL
                     NTSLALDDDSAFINVVKQ"
     gene            51802..53586
                     /locus_tag="AL3_04027"
     CDS             53642..54043
                     /gene="petE"
                     /locus_tag="AL3_04026"
                     /inference="ab initio prediction:Prodigal:002006"
                     /inference="protein motif:HAMAP:MF_00566"
                     /codon_start=1
                     /transl_table=11
                     /product="Plastocyanin"
                     /translation="MKPLRLLPALLLLAAPAWADETAEICAEAEERYVELFGQPSSAVE
                     DAEVVLMYKYNFCPSELTVKAGTTVRWVNVDKRTSHSVLLKDGSQPESDRLFPEESVEL
                     TFLTPGPQDYLCGPHWETQNMIGMITVEP"
     gene            53642..54043
                     /locus_tag="AL3_04026"
                     /gene="petE"
     CDS             54242..55003
                     /gene="sumT_3"
                     /locus_tag="AL3_04025"
                     /EC_number="2.1.1.107"
                     /inference="ab initio prediction:Prodigal:002006"
                     /inference="similar to AA sequence:UniProtKB:O34744"
                     /codon_start=1
                     /transl_table=11
                     /product="Uroporphyrinogen-III C-methyltransferase"
                     /db_xref="COG:COG0007"
                     /translation="MSGKVFLIGAGPGDPELMTLRALRMLQEADVVVYDRLVSADILNL
                     HAEGARLIPVGKAPKCHTVPQDRINEILLEEASAGHTVARLKGGDPMIFGRGSEEAAYL
                     MARGVAVQYAPGITAAQGASCSTGVPLTHRGLATSVQYVTGHRQADKVLDLDWKRLADP
                     DSTLVVYMGVANIGQIAMGLMTENLPGSTPVLAVGKATTPDERRLVSRLDQLATDVRAA
                     DLKAPTLFIIGKVVSLYAERPVAELLEQAHG"
     gene            54242..55003
                     /locus_tag="AL3_04025"
                     /gene="sumT_3"
     CDS             54957..55379
                     /locus_tag="AL3_04024"
                     /inference="ab initio prediction:Prodigal:002006"
                     /codon_start=1
                     /transl_table=11
                     /product="hypothetical protein"
                     /translation="MPNGLWPSFWNRPMAKLGRRDQGIVQTCTDRSPGRSGWAARTCLT
                     IAVLAATSAFAADVIDPDTLKRLVHQDCGSCHGLSLKGGLGPDLRSETLEHYDADVLTS
                     VILDGIPDTAMPPWRPLISEEEAEWIARYLLEQEAQ"
     gene            54957..55379
                     /locus_tag="AL3_04024"
     CDS             55376..56521
                     /locus_tag="AL3_04023"
                     /inference="ab initio prediction:Prodigal:002006"
                     /codon_start=1
                     /transl_table=11
                     /product="hypothetical protein"
                     /translation="MKHFILGLAATLMITTAQAEPTATGDLGLVIERAKGSVLLVDQSD
                     RAALARIEGLGDLSHASLVYSPDERFAYVFGRDGGLTKIDIVTRHIVNRVVQAGNAIGG
                     AISDDGKLVAVSNYEPGGVRVFNADTLEMVADIPTDSKTIGLVDAPGRRFVFTMWDTGE
                     TWIADFAKGTPEITKIPDMGKNPYDALITANGRTYITGLFGEDGLTALDLWAETPEPIR
                     VLPDYGRGQEEMPVYKMPHLEGWALTGREFVLPAVGHHEVLWIDADTLTETGRTKTHGQ
                     PVFAMARPDGRQVWVNFAHPLNDTIQVIDSVSKQIIHEFKPGPAVLHMEFTPRGHEVWI
                     SVRDANKVMVYDTHSFEKLREIDADSPSGIFFTARAHRTGL"
     gene            55376..56521
                     /locus_tag="AL3_04023"
     CDS             56525..57514
                     /locus_tag="AL3_04022"
                     /inference="ab initio prediction:Prodigal:002006"
                     /codon_start=1
                     /transl_table=11
                     /product="hypothetical protein"
                     /translation="MRHITDPIDRRLLDEFQRDFPITERPFQMLGNALGLDEAEVIHRL
                     SRMRATGRITRVGATITPGAVTASTLAAVAAPEDRLEEVAALIDAEPGVNHNYQREDAW
                     NLWFVATGPDRTHVNDTLARISRSTGLQVLDLRLVRPFNVDLGFRMTGGVKNVPTARKV
                     DASVMREGDRCLLQSLSSGLSLVSEPYAALARSLKRDVTDVMERVEALHAAGIISRLGV
                     IVRHRALGWSANAMVVWDLPAEQIETAGPALAAFPGVTLCYERNPVPDVWPYRLYSMIH
                     ARTRNEALDVLAGAIALPELAGARNKVLFSTRCFKQTGALIQAKEVAA"
     gene            56525..57514
                     /locus_tag="AL3_04022"
     CDS             57511..57960
                     /locus_tag="AL3_04021"
                     /inference="ab initio prediction:Prodigal:002006"
                     /codon_start=1
                     /transl_table=11
                     /product="hypothetical protein"
                     /translation="MTLDQTDRAILNRMQEDLPLTSRPYATVATELGLSEAELLSRLSR
                     MKNDRVITRFGPFFDAAAMGGAFCLCAMAVPDEEFETVLTKVNAHPEVAHNYERTHRLN
                     MWFVLATETPEGIEATADAIERETGIRVLRFPKLQEFFIGFRVAA"
     gene            57511..57960
                     /locus_tag="AL3_04021"
     CDS             57957..58439
                     /locus_tag="AL3_04020"
                     /inference="ab initio prediction:Prodigal:002006"
                     /codon_start=1
                     /transl_table=11
                     /product="hypothetical protein"
                     /translation="MIDATDRQIIESLQGGLPLVVAPYAQVAADLGLSEATLLDRLAAL
                     KARGVIRRIAAAPNHYKLGMTSNGMTVWDVQDDLITELGAHIGALPFVTHCYERPRALP
                     DWPYNLFAMVHGSSRDEVEDKRGQIAAILGSACCGSDILYSTRILKKTGLRLKQKG"
     gene            57957..58439
                     /locus_tag="AL3_04020"
     CDS             58443..59657
                     /gene="pqqE_2"
                     /locus_tag="AL3_04019"
                     /EC_number="1.21.98.4"
                     /inference="ab initio prediction:Prodigal:002006"
                     /inference="similar to AA sequence:UniProtKB:P71517"
                     /codon_start=1
                     /transl_table=11
                     /product="PqqA peptide cyclase"
                     /db_xref="COG:COG0535"
                     /translation="MFRLTEYMHQLVKPTPVRKRRPGPVKPVVIWNLTRRCNLRCRHCY
                     TVSADVAFPGELSHEQAMVTLEDLGQFRVPALILSGGEPLDRFDFFDIAKRARDLVPML
                     ALSTNGTRIYDETADMIADVGFNYVGISLDGIGATNDWFRGVEGAFADALRGVRECKKR
                     GIKVGLRFCLTEGTQHHLPDLLSLCDDEGVDKFYLSHLVYAGRGDKNRGEDAAHQRTRK
                     GLDLLLERAWEAASGGRPLDIVTGNNDADAGYFLNWIRTHFDAEKAAHVRAHLAAWGGN
                     SSGLGVANIDNLGRVHPDTYWSDYTVGNVKTKSFSELWTGDDPMLAMLRTRPRPLKGRC
                     GACELKDVCGGNTRIRALQLTGDPWAEDPACYLSNQEIGVDDAGERLQVTPFRGKSHDP
                     AHQFF"
     gene            58443..59657
                     /locus_tag="AL3_04019"
                     /gene="pqqE_2"
     CDS             59632..61185
                     /gene="nirS_1"
                     /locus_tag="AL3_04018"
                     /EC_number="1.7.2.1"
                     /inference="ab initio prediction:Prodigal:002006"
                     /inference="similar to AA sequence:UniProtKB:P24474"
                     /codon_start=1
                     /transl_table=11
                     /product="Nitrite reductase"
                     /db_xref="COG:COG2010"
                     /translation="MIRRISSFKTLTFGTLCSVLLAGTAWADAQSDYAEHCASCHGENR
                     LGGVGPALIPETLKRMRGPRVAAVIAEGRAATQMPAFSHELDALQIEELAGWLKSPLES
                     DPEWGEAQILASRTLDEEYVPVDAPVWDSDPMNITLVVETGDHHVSVLDGDTFEVLDRF
                     ETPFAVHGGPKFSPDGRYVFIMSRDGWVQKYDIWALKQVGRVRAGLNSRNIAMSGDGKW
                     VAVANYLPNSLTVLSTEDLSVAKVIEVKSKKGLPSRVSAVYQAPPRESFVLALKDVPEI
                     WEVFYGANPPQSGLGHDFRIEGQFKNPDPFPVRKITTADYLDDFFFDQSYEYVMGASRD
                     GKGGQVIDLVIGHKVADLDLPGMPHLGSGITWKHGDTTVMATPHLTDGAVSVIDMESWE
                     TVKRIKTEGPGFFMRSHENSPYVWADVFFGPNKDAMHVIDKQSLEIVKTLRPAPGKTVA
                     HVEFTRDGSHALVSIWEDDGAVIVYDAQTLEEIRRLPMRKPSGKYNVWNKITFSEGTSH
                     "
     gene            59632..61185
                     /locus_tag="AL3_04018"
                     /gene="nirS_1"
     CDS             61142..61405
                     /locus_tag="AL3_04017"
                     /inference="ab initio prediction:Prodigal:002006"
                     /codon_start=1
                     /transl_table=11
                     /product="hypothetical protein"
                     /translation="MSGTRSPSRKEPATEGKWPVWKLAILLYPATALTVAINLFLLGLI
                     LHSVGFGAIEPVPAILWSIPLGIPAAWLAGRWLRGLMDEADG"
     gene            61142..61405
                     /locus_tag="AL3_04017"
     CDS             61495..61959
                     /locus_tag="AL3_04016"
                     /inference="ab initio prediction:Prodigal:002006"
                     /codon_start=1
                     /transl_table=11
                     /product="hypothetical protein"
                     /translation="MPTVRPPHSLFDRVSRAVCGLVGIFLLLLQMLGPVLASPGDSMWI
                     EICSEAGAVWVEVDLEEGTDDPTAPCPKCADCALCAVTTAAPLPDLPLLMQSENVRTVP
                     AAIGDLCILYNSRRLWPETRGPPFATQEESERALRASVASTLATGGAPWS"
     gene            61495..61959
                     /locus_tag="AL3_04016"
     CDS             61950..64127
                     /locus_tag="AL3_04015"
                     /inference="ab initio prediction:Prodigal:002006"
                     /codon_start=1
                     /transl_table=11
                     /product="hypothetical protein"
                     /translation="MVVSRAIHFLLAFTLSCLMAISAHADSLASFLPDIEPADLAPGAD
                     AFGPVRDDVKVAPVLKGGEIIAWAFLTSDFVGTTGYSGKPIHVVAAIDNDAVLTGVQLV
                     KHSEPIVLIGIPNSRMVELTEGYAGLDLKVEAETGGEGHDLDIISGATVTIMVIDDSLV
                     RGGIKVARALGLGGLSPLQADGPKREVDMAQNAVHDWSTLSGDGSIRRLTLDVGQVNAA
                     FEATGDQRAIKRPEPGEPDDTFIDMHMALVSVPSIGKSLLGDAEYQNLVNWLDEGEQAI
                     LVLGRGAYSFKGSGYVRGGIFDRIQLIQGDISVRFFDKQQVRLGKVAAPDAPSFTELDI
                     FKIPADAEFDPTEPFRLQLLVQRAVGAVEKTFLTFDLGYKLPDRYLLPVAASKVVEDAT
                     GEAAAKAALWQRIWKDRTVEIAVLGVMLLVLTATFFFQFHATMNARVFYWFRIGYLTMT
                     LFFIGWYANAQLSVVNLMALAGSLRTGFSWDAFLLDPLVFIQWFAVAAALLFWGRGAYC
                     GWLCPFGALQELTNKIARAFKVPQWTLPWGLNERLWPAKYMIFLGLFGLSFVSIPLAEK
                     YAEVEPFKTAIILKFMRDWPFVVFALALLGIGLFIERFYCRYLCPLGGALAIPARIRMF
                     DWLRRYKDCGTPCQTCANECPVQAIHPTGEINPNECVTCLHCQVLYQSEDKCPVVIRQL
                     KRRAKTGSVQMKTPLGQPPANHPNAKPQSVS"
     gene            61950..64127
                     /locus_tag="AL3_04015"
     CDS             64142..66049
                     /gene="nosZ"
                     /locus_tag="AL3_04014"
                     /EC_number="1.7.2.4"
                     /inference="ab initio prediction:Prodigal:002006"
                     /inference="similar to AA sequence:UniProtKB:P94127"
                     /codon_start=1
                     /transl_table=11
                     /product="Nitrous-oxide reductase"
                     /translation="MSEHDNKLTVTRRGMLGATATGAVLAGTGLGSTLMTAKQASAAAN
                     ANLEPGELDEYYGFWSSGQTGELRILGFPSMRELMRVPVFNRCSATGWGQTNESLKIMT
                     EGLLPETKEFLAKRGMKTYDNGDLHHPHMSFTDGTYDGRYLFMNDKANTRVARVRCDVM
                     KCDKITEIPNAKAIHGLRPQKFPRTGYVFANGEDETPLVNDGSVLDDPSQYVNIFTALD
                     GDTMEVAWQVIVSGNLDNTDCDYQGKYAFSTSYNSEMGMNLAEMTENELDHVVVFNIAE
                     IEKGIEAGDYQELKGVKVLDGRKGQNKKYTRYIPIPNSPHGINTAPDGKHVCINGKLSP
                     TVSIMDVTKLDALFESDADPRSCIVGEPQLGLGPLHTAYDGQGNAFTTLFLDSQIVKWN
                     IDKAIRAYNGEDVDPIISKVDVHYQPGHNSTSMGETKDADGKWLISMNKFSKDRFLNVG
                     PLKPENEQLIDISSDEMKVVHDGPTFAEPHDSIIVRSDIVNPVNVWDRNDVTWEDARKQ
                     AEADGIDLEEGAEEPIRDGNKVRVYMTSQAPTFSLEKFTVKQGDEVTVYITNLDDVDDV
                     THGFCLGNYGIAMEVAPMATASVTFTADRPGVHWFYCQWFCHALHMEMRGRMLVEPQGA
                     "
     gene            64142..66049
                     /locus_tag="AL3_04014"
                     /gene="nosZ"
     CDS             66053..67309
                     /gene="nosD"
                     /locus_tag="AL3_04013"
                     /inference="ab initio prediction:Prodigal:002006"
                     /inference="similar to AA sequence:UniProtKB:P19843"
                     /codon_start=1
                     /transl_table=11
                     /product="putative ABC transporter binding protein NosD"
                     /translation="MRWPLLIPLLLGSPLWAADWDVPNRAGAINEILAQAADGDTLRLS
                     PGFYAEHLVLDRPVTIDGLGQATIDGQGTGSVITVTGPGVTVRGLTVIGSGSSHDGIDS
                     GIQLTKTARAPVIEGNVLLGNLYGIDIHGAKDSIVRGNRIEGRQDQRMNDRGNGVYVWN
                     APGARVEDNDIRYGRDGIFVNSSKKNTFTGNLFRDLRFAVHYMYADNSVVSDNVSIGND
                     LGYAVMFTTNVKVADNVSIGDREHGVMLNYANKSQITGNVVIGAKEKCTFLYNSNKNEF
                     TYNWFQGCGIGIHFTAGSERNRIVGNSFIGNRTQVKYVSTKWVEWSEDGRGNYWSDFAA
                     YDVDGNGIADAPYRPNDSMDHVLWTQPAAKLLLGSPAVQLVRWSQSAFPALLPGGVMDS
                     NPLMQAPEPPAMKKVPHDG"
     gene            66053..67309
                     /locus_tag="AL3_04013"
                     /gene="nosD"
     CDS             67299..68192
                     /gene="nosF"
                     /locus_tag="AL3_04012"
                     /inference="ab initio prediction:Prodigal:002006"
                     /inference="similar to AA sequence:UniProtKB:P19844"
                     /codon_start=1
                     /transl_table=11
                     /product="putative ABC transporter ATP-binding protein
                     NosF"
                     /db_xref="COG:COG1131"
                     /translation="MTDKALSIDHVLKDRGKTRVLDDITLSLAPGQRVALLGHNGAGKS
                     TLIKSILGLTPIHGGAIRIGDATPGSAQARRETAYLPEAVSFHPALTGREQLTLFAQLS
                     GAKADVSGLLNRVGLSDALDRRIGTYSKGMRQRLGLAQVLLGQPKVALLDEPTSGLDPI
                     SRQDLYAIIDELAAQGTAVLIASHALTEVEARTDRIAIMRKGRMVADDTLNNLSALAGL
                     PIHLKVRASANPDVLAAELGGSRINGASVELLCSPEDKMEALRRIAGLGDAVADVEMTP
                     PKLEDLYRHYAQEDLQ"
     gene            67299..68192
                     /locus_tag="AL3_04012"
                     /gene="nosF"
     CDS             68189..69010
                     /gene="nosY"
                     /locus_tag="AL3_04011"
                     /inference="ab initio prediction:Prodigal:002006"
                     /inference="similar to AA sequence:UniProtKB:P19845"
                     /codon_start=1
                     /transl_table=11
                     /product="putative ABC transporter permease protein NosY"
                     /db_xref="COG:COG1277"
                     /translation="MTRFLAITRTEMLILRRNRWLLVATLIMVLFALALTFAGSAPTGT
                     LGVDMLTVSVASMTTLSVYLAPLLALMISFDAIAGDVDRGSLSLLLSYPAGRGEILLGK
                     FTAHLAALAFAMTVGFGTAGAVAAFFGGAGPESLMALVRLILTSILLGAVFLALGYLLS
                     ALAKGATAAAGMSAGLWLVFVVLYDLGLLGAVVMDKGGSFTQSVFPWVMVANPADAFRL
                     WNIAATEGVAMASGMSGAAQALPVWAAPASLLIWPVIGFALARLAFRRVEP"
     gene            68189..69010
                     /locus_tag="AL3_04011"
                     /gene="nosY"
     CDS             69007..69522
                     /gene="nosL"
                     /locus_tag="AL3_04010"
                     /inference="ab initio prediction:Prodigal:002006"
                     /inference="similar to AA sequence:UniProtKB:O68481"
                     /codon_start=1
                     /transl_table=11
                     /product="Copper-binding lipoprotein NosL"
                     /translation="MKRLALIALVALAACKEDLAEAPDPVDLTPDALSYFCQMNIAEHG
                     GPKGQIHLEGYPAPLFFAQVRDMVAYLKSPERDADITAVYVSDMGIAPSWRQPGISNWI
                     AADGATFVVGANVAGGMGAREVVPFADPADAQAFIEIYGGTALGLPDIPDTEVLGPVDL
                     ELSLETPV"
     gene            69007..69522
                     /locus_tag="AL3_04010"
                     /gene="nosL"
     CDS             69519..70415
                     /gene="apbE_2"
                     /locus_tag="AL3_04009"
                     /EC_number="2.7.1.180"
                     /inference="ab initio prediction:Prodigal:002006"
                     /inference="similar to AA sequence:UniProtKB:A5F5Y3"
                     /codon_start=1
                     /transl_table=11
                     /product="FAD:protein FMN transferase"
                     /db_xref="COG:COG1477"
                     /translation="MTALSRRRFLIISAACAAATPLAASDARWHGTALGATASLRLVGL
                     TDAEAAPIMAAMETEIARLEDIFSLYRPQSQLSRLNRDGVLTAPAPELLKVLSLSTALH
                     QASGGAFDPSIQPVWAALAAGARPDDLIEVQQAIGWEKVIFDASAIRLPLPGKSALTLN
                     GIAQGAITDRIADLLRAYGLRDVLVNMGEVAALGAPGDGAPWKVGLAAPDQTVLKRIEL
                     SDRAVATSSTLATQLGQGVGHIITLDGPSNHDRTVSVSSPKAAIADGLSTALCAASADR
                     AKEILAFFPDARIELNV"
     gene            69519..70415
                     /locus_tag="AL3_04009"
                     /gene="apbE_2"
     CDS             70546..71061
                     /gene="napF"
                     /locus_tag="AL3_04008"
                     /inference="ab initio prediction:Prodigal:002006"
                     /inference="similar to AA sequence:UniProtKB:P0AAL0"
                     /codon_start=1
                     /transl_table=11
                     /product="Ferredoxin-type protein NapF"
                     /db_xref="COG:COG1145"
                     /translation="MSQMTSRRAFLSARVLREDPDTIRPPGAVATGFSDLCTRCEDCAA
                     ACPEDIITFDDAGFPVLDLSAGGCTLCGDCADVCPTPALLTERVAEWPWRARIDDTSCL
                     STNGVSCRLCQDNCEQDAIRFRLQLGGRAEPALETETCIGCGSCSAACPAGAIVMHRPV
                     PHHPEVTQ"
     gene            70546..71061
                     /locus_tag="AL3_04008"
                     /gene="napF"
     CDS             71058..71351
                     /gene="napD"
                     /locus_tag="AL3_04007"
                     /inference="ab initio prediction:Prodigal:002006"
                     /inference="protein motif:HAMAP:MF_02200"
                     /codon_start=1
                     /transl_table=11
                     /product="Chaperone NapD"
                     /translation="MNICGCLVHIAPDYTDAARAAMAETQGVELHAEAEDGRFVVVVED
                     TADRLASDTIMDLHQIPGVISLSLTYHHFEDLAETAPRPDAPSQPSSRRPMQ"
     gene            71058..71351
                     /locus_tag="AL3_04007"
                     /gene="napD"
     CDS             71348..73840
                     /gene="napA_3"
                     /locus_tag="AL3_04006"
                     /EC_number="1.9.6.1"
                     /inference="ab initio prediction:Prodigal:002006"
                     /inference="similar to AA sequence:UniProtKB:P33937"
                     /codon_start=1
                     /transl_table=11
                     /product="Periplasmic nitrate reductase"
                     /db_xref="COG:COG0243"
                     /translation="MTISESRRTFLKASAAAATASAAGIPMAAGQANAQVGAPDIRWDK
                     AACRFCGTGCSVLVGTKEGRVVATQGDPDAPVNRGLNCIKGYFLSKIMYGKDRLTTPLL
                     RKTNGQYDKNGEFEPVSWDEAFDVMAAKWKEALAKKGPTSVGMFGSGQWTVWEGYAAAK
                     MMKAGFRSNNIDPNARHCMASAVVGFMRTFGIDEPMGCYDDLEHADTFVLWGSNMAEMH
                     PILWSRLTDTRLTKPGCEVHVLSTFEHRSFELADNGMVFAPQTDLAILNYIANYIIQNG
                     AVNEEFVKNHVNITKTATDIGYGLRDNNPLQQEAENPNSGKLEPISFEEYAEAVSKYTL
                     EYTSELSGVPADKLERLAQQYADPNRKVMSLWTMGFNQHTRGSWVNSLMYNVHLLVGKI
                     SEPGNSPFSLTGQPSACGTAREVGTFAHRLPADMVVMNDKHREICETAWNVPAGTIPDK
                     PGFHAVLQHRKLKDGDLNAYWVQCTNNMQAAPNINEEGYPGYRNPENFITVSDPYPTVT
                     AVSADLILPTAMWVEKEGAYGNAERRTQFWRQQVKAPGEAKSDLWQVMEFSKRFTVEEV
                     WGEELLAAMPEHRGKTMYDVLFANGSVDKFPLSETAEGFDNDESEHFGFYVQKGLFEEY
                     ANFGRGHAHDLAPFETYHQARGLRWPVVDGKETLYRFREGYDPYVSEGAGVEFYGHKDG
                     KAKIIFAPYEPAAEEPDAEFDLWLCTGRVLEHWHSGSMTRRVPELHRAYPNAVVYMHPQ
                     DAKDRGLRRGQEIVLSTRRGEVTSRVETRGRNKVPRGLVFMPWFDEHQLTNKLTLDATC
                     PLSKETDFKKCACKVERA"
     gene            71348..73840
                     /locus_tag="AL3_04006"
                     /gene="napA_3"
     CDS             73868..74686
                     /gene="napG"
                     /locus_tag="AL3_04005"
                     /inference="ab initio prediction:Prodigal:002006"
                     /inference="similar to AA sequence:UniProtKB:P0AAL3"
                     /codon_start=1
                     /transl_table=11
                     /product="Ferredoxin-type protein NapG"
                     /db_xref="COG:COG1145"
                     /translation="MSLVDKPLSPQRRRFLQDSARAAGGCVVAGSLLAYLARDARALPA
                     DALRPPGALPEKEFLSACIRCGLCVRDCPYDTLKLAELGSDAVATGTPFFIARDVPCEM
                     CDDIPCVAACPTGALDPGLENIDDAEMGVAVLVDQENCLNFLGLRCDVCYRVCPVIDEA
                     ITLETAHNTRSGHHALFIPTVHADRCTGCGMCEKSCVLPEAAIKVLPARLARGSSAEHY
                     RKGWEEKAAKGAPVVEGIIDLPDRLPGPGTDNLAAPGGFAPQYDLPGVGQ"
     gene            73868..74686
                     /locus_tag="AL3_04005"
                     /gene="napG"
     CDS             74683..75600
                     /gene="napH"
                     /locus_tag="AL3_04004"
                     /inference="ab initio prediction:Prodigal:002006"
                     /inference="similar to AA sequence:UniProtKB:P33934"
                     /codon_start=1
                     /transl_table=11
                     /product="Ferredoxin-type protein NapH"
                     /db_xref="COG:COG0348"
                     /translation="MSTRTHMPVGQEAVESKGWIGAHRFLLMRRASQLFFLVLFLLGPW
                     FGIWIVEGNLAGSLTLGVLPLTDPFILMQSLVAGHWPEVTALIGGLIVLVVYALIGGRV
                     YCSWVCPINPVTDAANWVHRKLDLPKGWQPKRGTRLWILATVLLVSGLSGVIAWELVNP
                     ITMLHRGLVFGMGFVWAMIAAIFVFDVFVSRHGWCGHLCPVGAFYGLIGSKSLLRVSAA
                     NRTACDDCMDCYAVCPENQVISPALKGKPGSSPLMLSPDCTNCGRCIDVCAVDVFNFTH
                     RFDDHVVQPSDPVAAPEPRAARPI"
     gene            74683..75600
                     /locus_tag="AL3_04004"
                     /gene="napH"
     CDS             75613..76050
                     /gene="napB"
                     /locus_tag="AL3_04003"
                     /inference="ab initio prediction:Prodigal:002006"
                     /inference="similar to AA sequence:UniProtKB:P0ABL3"
                     /codon_start=1
                     /transl_table=11
                     /product="Periplasmic nitrate reductase, electron transfer
                     subunit"
                     /db_xref="COG:COG3043"
                     /translation="MKRSIVTGGIALLPVVLLSGWAFAQSAQVETLRGADVDEPIPLDQ
                     IHKNVEGRMQRNYRQQPPLIPHSIEQYQIDVRTNQCLSCHDWSKAGERNAPTLSMTHYL
                     DREGRELDRVAGTRYFCNQCHVPQADAPPLVENVFQPSTGN"
     gene            75613..76050
                     /locus_tag="AL3_04003"
                     /gene="napB"
     CDS             76080..76769
                     /gene="napC"
                     /locus_tag="AL3_04002"
                     /inference="ab initio prediction:Prodigal:002006"
                     /inference="similar to AA sequence:UniProtKB:P0ABL5"
                     /codon_start=1
                     /transl_table=11
                     /product="Cytochrome c-type protein NapC"
                     /db_xref="COG:COG3005"
                     /translation="MADSPEKRGFLGRLWNAIWTPAVMFSSGFLILAGFLAGILFWGGF
                     HWTLELTNTEEFCVSCHTMETNLGEYRETIHYNNHSGVRAICSDCHVPDEWNHKIKAKI
                     MAVKDVYHELVGTISTPEKYEDHRLAMASAVWKKMKASDSRECRNCHNFDYMDFTIQET
                     RAASEHQRAIDNGMTCIDCHQGIAHSLPPNYLETYEKVTAGLEDEVVQEHAAAGDDIRD
                     FLNNSSN"
     gene            76080..76769
                     /locus_tag="AL3_04002"
                     /gene="napC"
     CDS             76783..77040
                     /locus_tag="AL3_04001"
                     /inference="ab initio prediction:Prodigal:002006"
                     /codon_start=1
                     /transl_table=11
                     /product="hypothetical protein"
                     /translation="MLELLGTIGGNVLSLPGILGLALGMMTRKLWLGAALGGAVGVFET
                     LVFAGFRFAHVEPLELIIAIVVGVCAGSLGTAIRIKGATA"
     gene            76783..77040
                     /locus_tag="AL3_04001"
     CDS             complement(77110..77892)
                     /gene="csqR"
                     /locus_tag="AL3_04000"
                     /inference="ab initio prediction:Prodigal:002006"
                     /inference="similar to AA sequence:UniProtKB:P32144"
                     /codon_start=1
                     /transl_table=11
                     /product="HTH-type transcriptional repressor CsqR"
                     /db_xref="COG:COG1349"
                     /translation="MSKYEQDILSTVNLHGRISVMELARILKVSDQTVRRIVKPMVAKG
                     SLSKVHGALVSTQNVLDPPFLARMAQNRAAKVAIADAVAARIPDGSAIAIDTGSTSGFI
                     AQALRARKNLTVVTNSAFIAATLSMEEGNRVFMAGTQLRNHDGAAFDRVAYDVIAGFSA
                     RTAILSASLAHPSKGFMVYDQCEADMARAMSDIADQTFMAVDSTKFNEAQTSPALRLPG
                     LTEKDVLITDRTLPASFQSLPGDAELVIAGVKSQEDSH"
     gene            complement(77110..77892)
                     /locus_tag="AL3_04000"
                     /gene="csqR"
     CDS             78043..80466
                     /gene="abo_12"
                     /locus_tag="AL3_03999"
                     /EC_number="1.5.3.19"
                     /inference="ab initio prediction:Prodigal:002006"
                     /inference="similar to AA sequence:UniProtKB:Q8GAI3"
                     /codon_start=1
                     /transl_table=11
                     /product="4-methylaminobutanoate oxidase
                     (formaldehyde-forming)"
                     /translation="MTTHSVRHLIIGGGIIGCSIAYHLARSGETDVVLLERASLTEGAT
                     WHAAGLVGQLRSSRNTTRMLKRSVALYDRLAEETGMEFDWKKVGSLRLAATKERLLEAK
                     RLATMARSFDLEMEIISAAEAKALFPYVDAQGLEGAAFIPSDGHVDPAGLCQAIASGAR
                     MHGARIRQSVEVTDFEIHNDRITKVMTSEGDYEADIVVLAAGMWSRDLAAKLGVVVPAC
                     AVEHQYIVTEPLPDADLVKRLPTLRDPERLVYYKPDAGGRLVIGGYEDNTLPFGDRGIP
                     GAFVRQLLPDNLERFAPLAELAGQVTPVVNTVGIRQVINGPIPYSADGDFVMGWAPELR
                     NLMLATGFLYGIAAGGGAGEMIAEWIVEGRPSLDLWPLDVRRFSPHHATRAFMYPRAVE
                     HYAHHYKMRYPGQEAEAARDLRLSPLHERLKQHGAVFGSKNGWERPLWFAPAGVEPVDQ
                     LDFLSPGWKTYAEQEHKAAREDVVLIDQTSFSKFELIGPCALEALQNLAVSNMDKPDGT
                     VIYTQLCNNRGGVEADITVTRLGRDHFYIVTGSGFGVHDADWIRRHLPRDGCAQLIEMT
                     SARAVINICGPKARDVMQAVAEEDVSNHAFPFATAREITLGTAKVRAIRIGYVGELGWE
                     LHIPTEFALHVYDLLWQAGQSHGIRDIGYRTIESLRLEKGYLYWSADITPDYSPIEAGL
                     GARVHLKSKQGFIGRPVLEAQIATGPERQLCTFITDERLPITGGETILHSGKTVSLACS
                     GGYGFTVGKTVLYGYLPAGLAGGSEFEVEVFGERHPIQHVDGPLYDPANSRLKA"
     gene            78043..80466
                     /locus_tag="AL3_03999"
                     /gene="abo_12"
     CDS             80478..81410
                     /locus_tag="AL3_03998"
                     /inference="ab initio prediction:Prodigal:002006"
                     /codon_start=1
                     /transl_table=11
                     /product="hypothetical protein"
                     /translation="MQTEPKLEIMQALRNVAGFDNLAESGLRTNRLGGLTNLVYRVEGG
                     PRPVIVRIPGEGTEAYIDRAVEIHNAQVAAKAGVGPEVLWADASSGVMISDCVPDIVTM
                     TPEMFATRPGSAARAGKALRQLHDAPEPFKFRFELFSMINDYMKVVADKNATLPDGYAD
                     VVAEAAPIREVLRDKPGTLVPSHCDPLCENFLDDGQRMWIVDYEYSGMNDALWDLGDLS
                     VEAGLNHEQELEMLTAYFDGPPNEAQIGRMVIYKAMCDLLWTLWGLIQHADENPAEDFW
                     AYATNRFERCKSLMLAPSFAAHVRAVAEE"
     gene            80478..81410
                     /locus_tag="AL3_03998"
     CDS             81932..85132
                     /locus_tag="AL3_03997"
                     /inference="ab initio prediction:Prodigal:002006"
                     /codon_start=1
                     /transl_table=11
                     /product="hypothetical protein"
                     /translation="MTRVLEASPRISKVLHLADLNDYATLFQREGVDDDILDELTDPEL
                     RDLGLTVGERKRFRKAQARLKSQEASKRPEVQSKAERRQLTLVFCDLVGSTRLAQRYDP
                     EDLMQIMNLYLDTAIGTLKQHGCHLAYRQGDGIMVYFGYPKAMEDDAERAVRAVLETIE
                     AVQNLENEFGEKLDLRAGIATGMVVVGVVSSKSLGSQDFLVGETANLASRLQGLAEPGE
                     VIISSETRRLTQGAFEFEPRGSHELKGFDNQRKVYRVVSEIMSTSRFDARVGQSAVDLV
                     ARHDDLSTLTRLWSEAQEGSGRLALVGGAAGIGKSRLIKSLSETIGVKPFTLQCIPHLT
                     SLPLHPIVGELRRVSGDKSNDSIRAAISDFVQSASRLSDADLPVLLDLAGIETGAPSES
                     DPLKKARKSLDVMLRSLGSLCDRRGTLLLVVEDVHWADATTLDVLDALASALSNFPVLV
                     VLSHRPEYEPPEHFESRAARIDLSPLGNTEASELVRRVAEPYSLPVILIRQIIEKADGV
                     PLYIEEMTKAVLDQLPQDAPINAEVLDALSVPATLQDSLMSRLDRMEHAKPVAQLGSVI
                     GRSFTAQMIHAVAHEDMDVESALMQLMAAGVVLITSDSGSATYTFNHALVQDTAYNSLL
                     REDRQKVHLKIAQALLDGHKAFGSPAPDTVAHHCDLGGLKDEAVTNWVTAGELALSRLA
                     NLPAISAFRAALRNIGTMKVNADRDGFELRVQMNILPAYMAIYGWSSDQVGETAARAME
                     LAQSLGDGETLFAATFCRWTHFFVAGQMNRAMEMGQALDMMAGMSDDPVANVLAARALS
                     FTHYFRGEFSECEQQLERAFALITPELDMAMMPMTQSSTAASLLAIQGCLLWQQGKFEK
                     AEAARLESIEVSRALNHAPNLVYVMGACSMFLPYAGEWDRLDVTMKEARKVADEEGFLY
                     LHAMQDIYMGLAQAGKGDIAGVPERIETCMNLISKSGGNFTFPQNQIVLSELMIDHGDV
                     DQALDRLETVCIPGWERGETLNKPEYHRVRAKAFAAKGDLDAAISEAEKALSLARDCRG
                     VVQEQRARDLLGRLKEEK"
     gene            81932..85132
                     /locus_tag="AL3_03997"
     CDS             85185..86066
                     /locus_tag="AL3_03996"
                     /inference="ab initio prediction:Prodigal:002006"
                     /codon_start=1
                     /transl_table=11
                     /product="hypothetical protein"
                     /translation="MTDALDWNEDQWSAVKKAVHDEALRARVAASFLPLYGPLPADTQS
                     VPLNKLDLVENSSGASKERLDVNDYDTLRLTTVSVNVYLKGAQVADPELTAAQIMFRRA
                     AAVVARVEDDIIFNGQPGTGQAPKHAGGAHASLPQIYTISGGGKYPGLLEAGEGKTKST
                     TKKNYSGTDVFEAVVEGISTLETHGYLGPYACVMGNGLFRAVTTPLPNSMVLPRDSILP
                     FLDGPLLRSSTLPQDKAVLVSLLGAPVEIVVPSDIAVKYLQTSAEGEHVFRVQQKFHLR
                     IKEAEAVRTITC"
     gene            85185..86066
                     /locus_tag="AL3_03996"
     CDS             86081..86905
                     /locus_tag="AL3_03995"
                     /inference="ab initio prediction:Prodigal:002006"
                     /codon_start=1
                     /transl_table=11
                     /product="hypothetical protein"
                     /translation="MREFSDRGVTLRWSEAINADGLSRVLVEAGPSVSSHDTLRLICSE
                     DGGAERAIRGWPLLRDPQTGFQQFAAILPSVKQEKTFSWRPVLTSGGREFDPGPEKEIE
                     PAAPEPAKTTVTSPVLEHVAKFLVPFDSSFHPSGETPDGVWLHFAIKEGGTVEGPHLKG
                     TIEPIGGDWMRVRPDGVGLLHAKALIRPSIGQAPILFEDTGVCDFGPDGYAALSKGNLP
                     ASAPVRLAPRYLTSNPHYSWMNRVQGFGIGEASLSDITLRFDVYSAKGISDA"
     gene            86081..86905
                     /locus_tag="AL3_03995"
     CDS             86898..89021
                     /locus_tag="AL3_03994"
                     /inference="ab initio prediction:Prodigal:002006"
                     /codon_start=1
                     /transl_table=11
                     /product="hypothetical protein"
                     /translation="MPDKVVILGGGVAGMSAAHELIERGFEVEIHERQLIPGGKARSIP
                     VMKGEGDHGSKAKHIKALEKWAEMDGANYPPGVKRPWLPGEHGFRFFPNFYRHITDTMA
                     RTPYYDKGTCFDNLVPTTQVLVSQFDKPGIIVPERFPRTLKDVADAFKTIAFALSPRDQ
                     IAYEDVEHFVACMWRIASSCKERRFDEYERIGWWDFIGAQDRSEAYQKFLAIGLTRSLV
                     AAKATTASTKTVGDIAVQLQLGIATPEPHCNRLLNGPTNLVWIQPWLDYLTSKGVVYNF
                     DSKVTGIECRNGKIIGATVEQDGEEKQVTGDWFISAMPIERMAPLVTPEMMAVDPALAK
                     LPLLADDVQWMNGIQFYLTKDVELTHGHVIFIDSPWALTAVSQKQFWPGINFENWAEGK
                     TKGLLSIDISEWDKPGLNGKTARDCTREEIAKEVWEQLKRSINVDGQTILRDEDMHYWF
                     LDPDIVQDPNDPKRQSNVEPLLVNRINSWRLRPDAATLIPNFFLASDYVRTFTDLATME
                     GANEAARRAVNAILQRSGSDAEPCQIWDLHEPDILKPLRAYDYARYQAGLPWDNRFAVA
                     VEAALKMGQDTAGVDRGGDGPLAAIGEPAAEYSKPGGITEEPAIAEALRMICPPKELFD
                     LIANYEPTADLPIPGDELAEDVAYDLGRDSGQSGALSRALPISDEPLSALGAGPERSGA
                     RENKSRVIIIQKG"
     gene            86898..89021
                     /locus_tag="AL3_03994"
     CDS             89026..90096
                     /locus_tag="AL3_03993"
                     /EC_number="2.5.1.10"
                     /inference="ab initio prediction:Prodigal:002006"
                     /inference="similar to AA sequence:UniProtKB:P9WKH1"
                     /codon_start=1
                     /transl_table=11
                     /product="(2E,6E)-farnesyl diphosphate synthase"
                     /db_xref="COG:COG0142"
                     /translation="MKSGTAHLDPAAKQDFLKTLTFYGDQARETLLGLLPTGEPQAYLY
                     GPMRDYIETSGKGLRPALLLATCEAFGGNSENARVSAAVLELLHNAFLIHDDIEDQSDF
                     RRGRECMHKRLGVPLAINTGDGMQSLALRLLRQNLGPLGLETGMRVVDEFDHLLQQSIE
                     GQALELGWIRDNRLNVDASDYLRMCLKKTCWYSFIHPMRIGALIARPHDVASGALNLDD
                     FNAFGFFLGAAFQIQDDVLNLVGSQDNYGKEIGGDIYEGKRTLMLGQLGLKAEEPEQAR
                     LAEMLSNPRDARSTQDVAWVLERMNHYGSIRYAQDAANDLLAAARNEFARVFAGTEDAP
                     RAFLGQFMDYLVTRQV"
     gene            89026..90096
                     /locus_tag="AL3_03993"
     CDS             complement(90087..90557)
                     /locus_tag="AL3_03992"
                     /inference="ab initio prediction:Prodigal:002006"
                     /codon_start=1
                     /transl_table=11
                     /product="hypothetical protein"
                     /translation="MPYFERKPYVSASRAVSPIAPQPDNQPISDIARRVLETERGPRQH
                     LDGPFRCRKSCHPGSTATILLSFEAPEGAAPVQMQFEPGDLTNPNGDILPANRISVIPP
                     QIQLEPGEATDVAVAVTIPDLSKPGEYHGRIACTGTDQTSVVVIFEVAGAQT"
     gene            complement(90087..90557)
                     /locus_tag="AL3_03992"
     CDS             complement(90630..91409)
                     /gene="caiD_2"
                     /locus_tag="AL3_03991"
                     /EC_number="4.2.1.149"
                     /inference="ab initio prediction:Prodigal:002006"
                     /inference="similar to AA sequence:UniProtKB:P31551"
                     /codon_start=1
                     /transl_table=11
                     /product="Carnitinyl-CoA dehydratase"
                     /db_xref="COG:COG1024"
                     /translation="MDPIKTRRDGAILEVTLDRPKANAIDLVTSRRMGEVFAAFRDDPE
                     LRVAILTGGGEKFFCPGWDLKAAADGDAVDGDYGVGGFGGLQELRDLNKPVIAAVNGIA
                     CGGGLELALSADMILAADHATFALPEIRSGTVADAASVKLPKRIPYHIAMELLLTGRWF
                     DAKEANRWGLVNEIVALDQLMDRAWELARLLASGPPLVYAAIKEIVRDAEDAKFQDAMN
                     RITKRQLRTVDVLYASEDQLEGARAFAEKRDPVWKGK"
     gene            complement(90630..91409)
                     /locus_tag="AL3_03991"
                     /gene="caiD_2"
     CDS             complement(91413..93428)
                     /gene="FCS1"
                     /locus_tag="AL3_03990"
                     /EC_number="6.2.1.34"
                     /inference="ab initio prediction:Prodigal:002006"
                     /inference="similar to AA sequence:UniProtKB:A0A2P1BT06"
                     /codon_start=1
                     /transl_table=11
                     /product="Trans-feruloyl-CoA synthase FCS1"
                     /translation="MNEDLTRLLRPKSIAVIGGGAWCQQVVLQSERMGYAGQIWPVHPK
                     ASEIAGHKVYAHIEDLPEAPDAVFIGINRHATIEAARVLSSMGAGGAVCFASGFSEAVA
                     EDDTGGDLQDQLIAAAGDMPILGPNCYGFINALDGALLWPDQHGATPVDKGVAILTQSS
                     NISINLTMQKRGLPIAYMMACGNMAQTSQADLASALIDDPRVTAAGLHIEGFKDIREWE
                     ALAAKAHEKGIPLVALKVGASEQAQAATVSHTASLAGSDAGAQALLDRLGIPRLSTLPD
                     FLETLKLLHCYGPLPGGNIASISCSGGEASLIADMAVGTGLSFPQLSDDKRARLRDALG
                     PMVALNNPLDYHTYIWRDEEAMAQAWSGMTGDDIDLTFSIVDYPTTDPTDWSCATRAAL
                     RVRAETGARFAIVATLPELLSEDVAQDLMAGGVVPFMGLREALAATRAAGQISPPSAHP
                     VWLPRTAEATQTLTEGESKRALAECGLRVPQSRTVCGPAEVHSAAQDMEAPFAVKGVGL
                     AHKSEHGAVRLGIKAEDVADVAAEIGTDSILIEEMITGTVAELLVGVVRDPAHGFVLTL
                     GAGGVLTEILRDTASVLVPSTPEDIRAALGKLKIAPLLAGYRGQRAADMDAIIAAVEAV
                     QAYVMQNADTLGEVEINPLLCTPDKAVAVDALIRKA"
     gene            complement(91413..93428)
                     /locus_tag="AL3_03990"
                     /gene="FCS1"
     CDS             complement(93431..94591)
                     /gene="acrC_3"
                     /locus_tag="AL3_03989"
                     /EC_number="1.3.1.95"
                     /inference="ab initio prediction:Prodigal:002006"
                     /inference="similar to AA sequence:UniProtKB:G3KIM8"
                     /codon_start=1
                     /transl_table=11
                     /product="Acryloyl-CoA reductase (NADH)"
                     /translation="MQFGLTEEQDMIVSTVRSFVENEIYPHEDAVERSGTVPPELGEQI
                     KQKCIDLGFYACNFPEEVGGAGLSHLDFTLVERELGRGSMALTHFFGRPQNILMACNDE
                     QRERYLLPAVRGDKMDALAMTEPDAGSDVRGMKCQAVRDGGDWVVNGSKHFISGAEHAD
                     FFIVFIATGVDETPKGPKKRITTFLVDRGTPGFEVREGYNSVSHKGYKNYILYFDNCRL
                     PDAQVLGEVDGGFAVMNEWLYATRLTVAAFSVGRARRCFDYALNYAAERKQFGQPIGKF
                     QGVGFQIADMITEIDAADWLTLAAAWRLDQNLPSNREIASAKLYASETLARVTDTTLQI
                     FGGMGLMDDFPIERFWRDARVERIWDGTSEIQRHIISRDLLRPLGA"
     gene            complement(93431..94591)
                     /locus_tag="AL3_03989"
                     /gene="acrC_3"
     CDS             94672..95619
                     /gene="cdhR_5"
                     /locus_tag="AL3_03988"
                     /inference="ab initio prediction:Prodigal:002006"
                     /inference="similar to AA sequence:UniProtKB:Q9HTH5"
                     /codon_start=1
                     /transl_table=11
                     /product="HTH-type transcriptional regulator CdhR"
                     /db_xref="COG:COG4977"
                     /translation="MPNSKILTRQYNILLFNGFSNHCLANMVEPLRAANNLSRQVLYSW
                     CFCSIDGDPVQSSSGLVVTPNGSILDQQGDVLVVMPSYGYRKLDTRSTTRTVLAAARKH
                     RQVAGLDTGSWLLARAGLLDEHRATIHWDELSRFEESFPAVDAVQERFVIDGNRLTCSG
                     AMAAFDLASALIRKDHGPLLSMEVGHLLMSRNGQDHYPLPLKSEDTLVNRALAVMQANL
                     ETPLSIRELARKIGCSQKRIEMRVQAELKTTPQALYRRLRLNLARNLAEDTEQSIAEIA
                     GRCGYENASAMTRAFKAEFGQTPTAFRHRSLSDG"
     gene            94672..95619
                     /locus_tag="AL3_03988"
                     /gene="cdhR_5"
     CDS             complement(95674..96276)
                     /locus_tag="AL3_03987"
                     /inference="ab initio prediction:Prodigal:002006"
                     /codon_start=1
                     /transl_table=11
                     /product="hypothetical protein"
                     /translation="MGDESRNDVSGQEDLDEGEALGRSIRDARRAKGWTLEEAGRAAGI
                     GRSTLSKIENNQTKPSFDIVRRLTQALDMSTPQLFLQSGQSGISGRRDFTPKGEGEIKN
                     TPTYLHELLCPELTSKRMLPYIATIKARDLSEFETWIRHSGEEFMYVLSGELIFVSEHY
                     RPLPMKAGDSLYYDSGMGHGCISTSEENAKVLWVSLE"
     gene            complement(95674..96276)
                     /locus_tag="AL3_03987"
     CDS             96424..97677
                     /gene="glyA2_4"
                     /locus_tag="AL3_03986"
                     /EC_number="2.1.2.1"
                     /inference="ab initio prediction:Prodigal:002006"
                     /inference="similar to AA sequence:UniProtKB:Q3JGP5"
                     /codon_start=1
                     /transl_table=11
                     /product="Serine hydroxymethyltransferase 2"
                     /translation="MFKTSLIEADPVIAASISREGERQAEQIELIASENIVSKAVIEAQ
                     GSVLTNKYAEGYPGRRYYGGCEYVDEVEVEAIERLKKLFGCEYANVQPHSGAQANGAVK
                     LALLNPGDTILGMSLDAGGHLTHGAKPAQSGKWFRPVQYGLTDAGLIDYDQVAELARAE
                     KPRLIIAGASAYSQKIDFARFRKIADEVGAWLLADMAHIAGLVATGLHPSPVGHAHVVT
                     STTHKTLRGPRGGIILTNDEALAKKINSAVFPGLQGGPLMHVIAGKAVAFGEALKPEFK
                     EYMQRVVDSASALASVMMARGCDIVSGGTQNHLMLVDLRPLGVTGKDAEAALERAGFTC
                     NKNSVPGDPEKPTITSGIRLGTAAGCSRGFGPEEFRRIGHLIGDVLDALAQSPEGDEAV
                     EQETRKQVRALCASYPIY"
     gene            96424..97677
                     /locus_tag="AL3_03986"
                     /gene="glyA2_4"
     CDS             97653..99071
                     /gene="lpd3_2"
                     /locus_tag="AL3_03985"
                     /EC_number="1.8.1.4"
                     /inference="ab initio prediction:Prodigal:002006"
                     /inference="similar to AA sequence:UniProtKB:P31046"
                     /codon_start=1
                     /transl_table=11
                     /product="Dihydrolipoyl dehydrogenase 3"
                     /db_xref="COG:COG1249"
                     /translation="MRKLPDLLKVREMNTYDLIVIGGGPGGYVAAIRAAQLGLKVACVE
                     GRGALGGTCLNVGCIPSKALLTSSAKYAELAHLSSHGIAVEGASIDVSAMMGRKDKIVG
                     DLTKGIAFLFKKNGVDLIEGWASIPATGQVKVGDSTYEAKNILIATGSEPTSLPGIEID
                     EQDVLSSTGAIALERVPDHLVVIGAGVIGLELGQVWARLGAKVTVVEYLDRVLPGIDGE
                     IAKLAQRALSKRGLKFQLGRALKSVDKTDTGLSLTVDRVGKDKEEVIEADKVLIAVGRR
                     PVTRGLGLEELGVAVNPRGFIEVDSTFQTSVPGIYAIGDCVPGPMLAHKAEEDGVACVE
                     MLAGEAGHVDYNTVPGVVYTDPEVASVGQTEEALKDAGVEYVVGKFAFMANSRARSTGE
                     TDGAVKVLAGSDGKILGAHICGAHGGDLIAELVLAMSKGAAVADVAASCHAHPAMGEAV
                     KEACLDAMGRAIHA"
     gene            97653..99071
                     /locus_tag="AL3_03985"
                     /gene="lpd3_2"
     CDS             99085..100029
                     /gene="lipA_2"
                     /locus_tag="AL3_03984"
                     /EC_number="2.8.1.8"
                     /inference="ab initio prediction:Prodigal:002006"
                     /inference="similar to AA sequence:UniProtKB:O32129"
                     /codon_start=1
                     /transl_table=11
                     /product="Lipoyl synthase"
                     /db_xref="COG:COG0320"
                     /translation="MTIQLRPRHPEKAKKADSVIPRKPKWIRKKKGDSAAYYETRRLMR
                     DHDLATVCEEAACPNIGECWSKRHATMMIMGEICTRGCSFCNVATGRPDALDAFEPGRV
                     AAAVKKLGLRHVVITSVDRDDLADGGAEHIAQTIRAVRHQNPGTTVEVLTPDFLGKGDA
                     ANIVFDAVPDVFNHNLETVPHLYPTVRPGARYYASLRLLDDAKRSNPEIFTKSGLMVGL
                     GESLNDVRQVMDDLRAANVDFLTVGQYLQPTPKHHPIDRFWSPEEFAQLEQIARSKGFL
                     HVSATPLTRSSFHADEDFAALKQARQRAIATGA"
     gene            99085..100029
                     /locus_tag="AL3_03984"
                     /gene="lipA_2"
     CDS             100054..101427
                     /gene="alsT_2"
                     /locus_tag="AL3_03983"
                     /inference="ab initio prediction:Prodigal:002006"
                     /inference="similar to AA sequence:UniProtKB:Q45068"
                     /codon_start=1
                     /transl_table=11
                     /product="Amino-acid carrier protein AlsT"
                     /db_xref="COG:COG1115"
                     /translation="MEALNSIVGAINGVVWGPMMLVLILGVGFFLQVGLKFMPILRIGT
                     GFSLLFKGREGQGEGQISPFNALMTSLSATIGTGNIAGVATAVFLGGPGALFWMWMTAL
                     VGMATKYAEAVCAVKYREKDELGNYVGGPMYYIKNGLGAKWAWLGVAFALFGAVAAFGI
                     GNGVQANGVAQVLEANFGLNTSVTGVVLMVLTAAVILGGITRIGAVAGKLVPFMAVAYI
                     IAGLLVLLINIGNIGHALSLVFTYAFTPSAAEGGFAGAAVWAAIRFGVARGVFSNEAGL
                     GSAPIAHAAAETKGPVNQGLIAMLGTFIDTIIVCSITGLAIIASGAWTSGESGAALTSH
                     AFELSLPGIGGYLIAIALSIFAFTTILGWSFYGEKCVEFLLGVKSLMPYRVLWIVMIYF
                     GATADLGFIWLLADTLNAMMAIPNLIALALLSPIVFKLTKEFFASGGKSEEPGGTPAE"
     gene            100054..101427
                     /locus_tag="AL3_03983"
                     /gene="alsT_2"
ORIGIN
        1 gaccgggcgt tcccataccg gatcaccggt gttcacgtcc cgtgcctgca cagcgccaac
       61 gatgccaaac tcaccaccgg aatttccggt gatcaccaga ccgtcaacga tcagcggagc
      121 cgcgttgtaa gaatacgccg ccttgtaatc cgcgatttta tcacgccgca cgacgtcgcc
      181 ggtgtctttg ttcagggcca caatccgggc atcaagggtg ccgaaaatca ccttgtcgcc
      241 gtagatggcg gcacgccggt tcaccacgtc acagcaaggc agaatgcctt cgggcaggca
      301 cgcctcgtat cgccagacct ctttgccggt ttccagatca attgcataaa ggcgcgaata
      361 cgatccggtg atatacatca tgccgccata gatcagcggc tgggcttcct gcccgcgctg
      421 tttttcgcca ccaaggctga acgcccaggc cggcaacagg ttcttgacgt tgtctttgtt
      481 cagcatgtcc aacgggctgt agcgctgcaa gtggcgtccc atcccgtttg tcacgacctg
      541 ggtcgcaatt gactggtcgt tgccagatcg tcctcggtaa cttctgcatg ggccgtgccc
      601 actgcaatca cgcttgcaac tgccgccatt gtgaaccggt tcatcagtgt cctccctaga
      661 cttgtgtctt ccctccgcac cgaatcgccg acaggtcaga gctgttggca cggcaactat
      721 tcgcaggcgg gtctgtcggc gaaattgcac aatggtcgtg ggggcaattc gcgcatttca
      781 tccgggctcc acactcatgg tttcggcggc accagcggtg acttatcgga ccactttagg
      841 gcatctgtcg caacggtttg cgacgcggcg ccgatccttc tcccggacga acatgatctt
      901 gatacggttg cgccatttgg ccctgcacgt gtcgttcgga acgggtctgt cccgcgacgt
      961 cccgcccaga atgcagggat atgtttcctt gacctttcag gccgcccaaa aatctaccga
     1021 ccaccattgc cgctgaaatt caggagcttg attcagtttc cggcgtcgat ttcagagctg
     1081 acccaaggtt cggttccgcc cttgacgaat tccgcgtggc gcgggcgcga gtccaccagg
     1141 gcgttggcga acaactcctg tgtttcagta tcgatccaat gagccatatt gatggtctcg
     1201 gacgtggtga cagcgatcgt gccgtctggt gagaccgcca ccccttccgg ctcgatactc
     1261 acgtctatct gggcaattac ggtccgcgat accgtgtcga cgacagttgt tatcgcgtca
     1321 tcttcgttgg cgatgtacag atgccgatca ttcgggtgca aaacgaactg tttggggtct
     1381 tcgcccgacg gcagatcata aaggacttct ccggtttcag gatccatgac ctgcaccgag
     1441 tcattatctg acgcgcagat gtagagaacc gagtagtcct tggaaaatgt gatcccgcgt
     1501 ggtcgttctc cggttttaag ggtgcggatc acttcaaacg tttcgatatt gatcacgctg
     1561 agcgtgtcgt ctttttcatt gctgatccaa ttctcgtccg aaaccgccgg agtgcaaaat
     1621 gcagcagcgg ccaaaaagac ggaaaacttt atctttagtc ctcgctaaag gccgtgcaca
     1681 ggcattcggc ctggtcaatt cccagagtgt ccagttcagt cctgtggtgc aggaaacccg
     1741 cgagcggtgc gagggccacg accgctcgat ccgtcatcag cgggatgggt tggcgcaact
     1801 gaccgttcca ggcgcggaaa ctcatcgccc ggcccttgaa gcctgccagt tcaaattttt
     1861 ccaacagaat gtagtcccgc agaaccgcgg gatcgccaga ttgcgttcgg gccacggcct
     1921 cgcccaagga ccgaaacgca gcccatgccg catagtcgat tggcctcatc gaccggcctg
     1981 cttaaccggc gaaccggctc tgcaactgaa ccgcgcccca ttgctcgacc acaggcgacc
     2041 acgtgaccgg tcgcaaccct tccgaacctg cgaccggcct gggttcccat gtgttgaacg
     2101 gtatatatct tgcgaagtcg cccagctcat ccgcgaccaa cgtgacatcg tagtccacga
     2161 aatcctacgt gaaaacagga acttcctgcg ccgcattgtg cctcatgtca gcatcgaaac
     2221 gccaggtctt ttccgcccga atttccagtc cgaatttggt cagggacagt ttcattgcgt
     2281 cagcaaaggc catgtccgac tggtgttctc cggcgaccag aaccagatcg tcccagcgcc
     2341 ttttgaccag aaattgtgcc agagcgttcg cgcgcatcgc atcggacggc atggtgtgca
     2401 gcaggttggc acggctaggc ggtatgtctt aagtagcggt cgcgggcaga cgcgttgagc
     2461 aagatggcgt cggcggcctc gggaagatca gcgaccgcca gttgcgcctg cgccggagcg
     2521 tccaatatca ggaagcttgt ctgggacaag gcccggcgcg ccgtatcaag ccaattcccg
     2581 tcttccggga cggtcaaaac tgtcagttca tacgtgtggc ccagaaactt ggccgttgtc
     2641 aggttgtctg acaaagccag ttctgcacct gccgtgccca gatcgtcggg taatgggtca
     2701 aggttcgaca aaaccggtgg tcgtctgacc tgttgatgaa gatagacagc agatacagag
     2761 acctcagccg cagcaaccat tggcaacaga acaagagttg caaagacgca aaaaacatgg
     2821 ccgtgtttgc tcctcctccg atgctgctcc actaaaatga gtccttgtgc ggcatgccat
     2881 tcgaccttag tcgcacgcag cggctcatct gcaaacaagg tcgaatttca cgatggtttt
     2941 ccctgagcta agaccagagc cagcatcaga aggaggagac gatgcgtctt gtgtttttca
     3001 acacagcgct ggctggcctg accgcagctg gcatggcgtt ttcgcacgga gacgtcgccc
     3061 cgcgacctgc tggccgcgat ggccgacggc ggggaaggtg atgccgcagc gcttcagtcg
     3121 gatctcagcc aaattgccgg cactgtggaa acaggatcgg gcgccctgcg gctgacagcg
     3181 tggcctttct cgccgctgtt ctgatctcgg gcgacagccc tgatttctca taggcggcgg
     3241 agcaactgac aattggattg tctgccgcgc aataggacgg cagactgaga cacatgatcg
     3301 gacgcacatt tttttctccc tgttggctgc cactctttca accggaatgg cgatggcccg
     3361 atgcgaggat cgtgtacctc aacccaaacc acaaaacgcc agccgggata tcgttggcgc
     3421 tgatctcgat accatcgtcg cgcgcggcta tatcaaattt gcggcttatg acgactttgc
     3481 cccgtggtcc tatgagagag acggcaagat acagggcgtg gatatcgaca ccagaacatt
     3541 gatcgccgaa gagctgggtg ttgacgcgcg tttcaatctg gtggctgccg gcgaaaacct
     3601 tgaggctagg ctgacgccag agcttgacat ccatacccca cccctgcccg gttttgccgt
     3661 cagttcatgg accactggcg tggccgttca tttcgcctat cgcggcctcg gctatgctgt
     3721 ggacgatgcc atttacgcgg cgttgcagga tgggcgcatc gccgaaatct tcaaacgtca
     3781 cggccttaca cattcgccgc ccatgctgcg gtgactacac ccaaggtctt ataggcaagg
     3841 ctgcgaacac cgcgtagcgt aacaaaaata tacttggaga agtgatatgg aactcaatga
     3901 cagccgcgtc atcgccgcgc cgcgttccaa agtctgggcc gcgcttttgt cggcagatgt
     3961 tctgaaggaa tgcgtgccgg gatgtcagga gatgacaggc tcggtcgaag acgggttcga
     4021 ggctaccgtc gtgcagaaag taggcccggt caaagcgacg ttcaaaggct ctgtgaccct
     4081 ttctgatctc gtggagcttg aaagcgtgaa gttatcgggt gaaggtaagg gaggagccgc
     4141 cggatttgcc aaaggcgcgg ccgacgtcac cttgtcggat gcccccgaag gcacactgct
     4201 gacctacgcg gtcgatgcac gcgtcggtgg caaactggct cagttggggg ggcgcgtgat
     4261 tgatggggtt gccagaaaaa tggccgacca gttctttgag aacttccaga acgcggtcga
     4321 acctcaggat gtgcccgagc ccgaaacctc ggaagaaggc gagaccgggg aagaaaagaa
     4381 aggttggatc aagcgcgtgt taggcggttg atcctttgga attcagggag gagaaagtca
     4441 tgaaaatttc catgaccgtg aacggcaaag ccgtaagcgg agacgtcgag ggccggacat
     4501 tgttgtccgg ttttctgcgc gatcatctgt ctttgacggg cacgcatgtg gggtgcgaca
     4561 ccgcgcaatg cggtgcttgc gtggtgcatg tgaatggcga agcggtgaaa tcgtgcaaca
     4621 tgctggccgc cgaagcagat ggggccgatg tcggcacgat cgaaggccag gcaacagcgg
     4681 atggctcact gaacgtgata cagcaggcgt ttcaggatca ccacggtctg caatgcggat
     4741 tctgcactcc gggcatggtg atgagcgccg ccgcgctgct gaaagagaac ccgcgcccaa
     4801 ccgaggccga aatccggaag tatctggagg gcaacctgtg ccgctgtact gggtatcaca
     4861 acatcgtcaa agcgatcatg gccgcatccg gccaggacgt gggcagcatc gctgcggaat
     4921 gatgccgctg cgggcgtcgg aaacacgccc gtgggatgag tgagggatgc agcagcatcc
     4981 gtttatggga ggagaataag caatgcccaa agacagtggc atcggagcca gttccaagcg
     5041 gcgcgaggac gtacgctttc tgaccggagc aggcaattat accgacgaca tcaacgtaca
     5101 tggccaggcc tacgtgcatt ttctgcggtc cgacatcgcg catggccgga tcaagtccgt
     5161 ggacacttcg gcggccgaag gcatgccggg agtggtcaag gtgtttaccg gcaaggattt
     5221 cgaaggcgtg ggcggcatgc cctgcggctg ggaagtcacc gacaagcacg gcgcgccgat
     5281 gcaagagccg ccgcacccca ttctggcgca aggcaaagtg cgccatgttg gcgatccgat
     5341 tgctgctgtt gtggccgaca gccttgaaca ggcgcgcgac gcggctgagg caatcgatgt
     5401 ggatatcgaa gaactgcccg cggtgatcga catgaaggca gccgcgcagg atggcgcgac
     5461 gctggtccat gacgatctga agaacaacat ctgctatgac tggcagttgg gtgaggcgga
     5521 cgatgccaag gtgaacgaag tgtttgccaa cgccgcgcat gtcaccacgc tggaactggt
     5581 gaacaaccgg ctggtcgcca acccgatgga accgcgcgtg gccgtggcgg aatacagccg
     5641 gggcacggat gagtatacgc tctataccac gtcgcagaac ccgcatgtga tccggctgct
     5701 gatgtgcgcc tttgtgctcg gcctgcccga acacaaggtc cgcgtcgtgg cgccggatgt
     5761 gggcggcggt ttcggtacca agattttcca ctatgcggaa gaggcattct gcacctttgc
     5821 cgccaaggcc tgcaaccgcc cggtcaagtg gacggccagc cggtccgagg cgttcatgtc
     5881 ggatgcacag ggccgcgacc atgtcagcaa gatcgagctg gcgctggatg ccgacaacaa
     5941 tttcgtcggc ctgcgtacca acacatatgc caatctgggc gcgtatctat ccaccttttc
     6001 cagctcggtc ccgacctggc tgcacggcac gctgatggcg ggcaactaca agacgccggt
     6061 cattcaggta aacgtgaagg cgatgttcac caacacggtg ccggtggacg cctatcgcgg
     6121 cgcgggccgc cccgaggcga cataccagtt ggaacgtgtg atcgacaaag ccgcgcgcga
     6181 actgggtgtc gatccgatcg ccctgcggcg acagaacttt gtcacccagt tcccctatga
     6241 cacgccggtg gcgctgactt atgacaccgg ggattacaac gggacgatgg acaagcttga
     6301 ggctgcggct gatctcgcgg gctttgcagc acgacgcgcg cagagtgagg ccaaaggcaa
     6361 gctgcgcggt ctcggcgtca attgctatat cgaggcttgt ggtatcgcgc cttcgaatat
     6421 cgtcggcatg ttgggagccc gtgcgggtct ttacgacgcg gcgacagttc gggtgaacgc
     6481 caccggttcg ataagtgtga tggttggcgc acacagccac gggcaaggcc atgaaacagc
     6541 cttcccgcag gtcgtggccg acatgatcgg tatcgatgag tcgatggtcg agattgtgca
     6601 cggggatacc tcgaagatcc cgtttggcat gggcacctat ggctcacgct cgctggcggt
     6661 ttgcggctcg gctatggtca aggccaccga aaaggtgatc gacaaggcca aaaagatcgc
     6721 agcccatttg ctggaggcgt ccgaggcgga tatcgaactt aaggacggtc agttcagcgt
     6781 tgcggggact gacaagtctg tagcttgggg agatgtgacc ctcacggctt atgtcccgca
     6841 caactatccg ctggaagttg aacctggact ggaggaaacc gcgttctatg acccggccaa
     6901 ctttactttc ccggcagggg cttatgcctg tgaggtcgag gttgatccag acacaggtca
     6961 ggtcagtatc gagaagttca cggctgcgga tgactttggc aatatcgtca atccaatgat
     7021 cgttgacgga caagtgcatg gcggtatcgg ccagggcatc ggtcaggcct tgctggagaa
     7081 ctgtgcctat gatgagaacg gccaattgct gagcgcgtcc ttcatggact acgcgatgcc
     7141 acgcgccgat gacgtcccgt tctacggcgt ggatcattcc agccagacgc cctgtacgca
     7201 caatccgctg ggcgtgaagg gttgcggcga ggccggagcg atcggctcac cgcctgcggt
     7261 ggtcaacgcg gtgctggatg cgttgaactc gggtggaagg gctgttgatc atatcgacat
     7321 gccgatgagc ccgtcacgcg tttggacggc gatgcatggt tgagaggttg gggtgcgagg
     7381 ggccagcccc tcgcgctccc cgggatattt atagccagat gaagggcgga tcagcgcctt
     7441 tcggaaagga agaacgaaat gtacaatttc gagtttgaga agccctcgac cattgctgac
     7501 gcggttgcag cattggcagc agaggatgcg caggcgttgg gaggcggaca gacgctgatc
     7561 ccaacattga agcaacggtt ggcggccccg tccaagttgg tgtcggtgag cggaattccc
     7621 gagatgcaag gcgtttgcat cgaggatgac ggatcggtgt cgatcggtgg cgcgacgccc
     7681 cacgctgtcg tcgcccgcga ggccgtgggc tcgtatccag cgcttgcagc gctggccggt
     7741 cagattggcg atccggcagt tcgcaaccgc gggacgattg gcggctcggt tgccaacaat
     7801 gaccctgcgg cctgttatcc ggcaggggta ttgggatcag gggcgactat cgtgaccaat
     7861 acccgccaga ttgccgccga tgactttttc cagggaatgt tcacgacagc actggatgag
     7921 ggtgaaatca tcacatcggt ccgtttcccg gtgccgcaag cggcgagcta ccggaagttc
     7981 cttcagccag cctcgcgttt tgcgcttgtc ggggtctacc tggcccgctt tgcggacggg
     8041 gtgcgcgtcg cggtaaccgg cgcgagcgag gacggcgttt tccggtggtc cgaggctgaa
     8101 caggcgctga acaaggaatt tcgccctgat gcccttatgg acctgcgcgt aaacccggcg
     8161 aacatgattg cggatctgca tgggagcaag gagtatcgag cgcatcttgt ttcggtcatg
     8221 accaaacgcg cggttgaaga ctgcttgtaa agaattggtc gggaaaatcg aaaagtcccg
     8281 gtgttatccg gggcttttta tccttgcagc gtcaccactt tcccattggg gcgtacacgg
     8341 atcgcgatgc gctcgccggc tgcctgcgca agggtcgctg ctatttcagc ctcggaagca
     8401 tgacggaatg ctgttgaaag cgcgtctgcc gtcgtagcat ccggtgcctg gacactgacc
     8461 gttgaccaaa gcggtgcgtt tccgcccatc gggtcgatga tgtgagcgcc gcccgaccgc
     8521 aggcgcatga cgtcagcgct ggacgtagca atggcgcggt ccttcaaatg cgtgacttcg
     8581 acaagtcggt gcactggatc cgtgacgccc agcagccgct gacgaccact tgcataatat
     8641 tctccgatat tgaccagaac cttttcccac ccggctttgc gcaaggcgcg aacgaccaga
     8701 tcggtggcga aaccttgagc gatgacgttc aggataagcg cttgatcagg gcccaattgc
     8761 acgagttcct tagttagacc tacgcggttc catccgatca gccttcgcgc gtgttgagcc
     8821 tcaatctcgg acgcggcaag ccaaattggc tgaactgtgc gatcaaagcg accatttgtg
     8881 aggtcgtaag ccgcgctgca cgccgtcaaa agagacacaa aagcgggatc ggggcttttg
     8941 agataccctt tccggttgag ctccgacagg gcagagttcg ggcgatacag gctgaacagc
     9001 gcctcgcatt cctccagaat ggatcgcaga gcggcaatgg catgttctgc ctccacaggg
     9061 tcagcatcca gtgtcaggct gatttcggcc cccatggcgt agccacgccg acggataggc
     9121 tgtgcatgag acggagatgc cagtgctgcg gcagatatgg ccagaaagcg gcgacggttg
     9181 ttcattcggc tacaacctct ctcgtgcggc ggcgagccgc ggcgatcagg ggaacgcagc
     9241 ggttgcggtc gttatatatg gcgacgcagt cgagatactg aaaacactca tcatactgaa
     9301 attacccggc ttgcgtgatc gcgccaaatt tgcatttgac cttgcgtagc tgacagggtg
     9361 acccgcattc ggcgcggcgt tcgatacagt cgcggccccg aagcaaccca ccgatcgcaa
     9421 ggaacgcgca caaggggcag gcatatcggc aaaagccctt gaacaccgcc attcccagaa
     9481 ccagccagaa gatggcgtag gcgacataat accattcgcg aaaaaagaag gtcgtgatcg
     9541 ctgttttgaa gggctcaacc tctgccgttt tgtcgacctg atcaggtgcg gcaaagacaa
     9601 cgcaagcaag gccgtcagta ccgcgtattt caaccatttc agacggttgc ccattttttt
     9661 gacggttcaa cctgagggat acgaagggct ttgcccagat gatgtgcgaa ttcccgaagg
     9721 gcaccgaaag ggcagagcca tccgcagaac aatcccctgc cccaagcaat caaacccgca
     9781 agggtcacgg cccagatcag caacgagaac ggatcataga gcaggaaggc aaaactgccg
     9841 ccgtccaatg ccgtacgcaa tgcccccaag accgtgacga tccatagctg cccttgcccc
     9901 caccaaccca cgaaaactgt gacaagggca agaacgccaa gacgtacggg agtgaacaat
     9961 ggtcgcgccg caagggcatt cattcgcagg gcctaaacgg ccaacagcgc agccagaaac
    10021 acacccagga aaaccagatc caactggcga tttcgcagcg cttcaagcca gggcggtgcc
    10081 ggaacaatct gttctggtcg atcaaagaac ctttcaggtg agatatgtgc aacatccaaa
    10141 gtgacggatc ctgtttcagg ctggaacatg ccatgttcgc gaactgcaag aaccttcaac
    10201 acccattctc gggaaggttc gaaccccagg cgccggtcgg tgcgcaggat catggcaacg
    10261 ccatctggca tgttatccgc caactcgacc agcagatcgg catcacgcag agcgaccggc
    10321 aatccgctct gctcggccga aatccagtcc ggcgtggtat tgcgtacaaa gtcttcgctg
    10381 accggaccat ggcgcaccgt ttcgatcaca aggatcggct cgtcattgtc cgaaatttcc
    10441 atgaagcgct gcacctcttc ataactgtcc gtggtcaagg cagcgcgagc ggaggctttt
    10501 gggcccacat ccacgaccca aagatccaga taagggtcgt cgggactgta ctgcggctcg
    10561 ggatcgtcat cttcccaaag ggtgccattg aacagagcgt cagcttgcgc attcgtgtag
    10621 accttgcatg tggcgatgcc ctgatcgatc agatcctgcc agttgagttc ttcttgataa
    10681 tcgggatccg gaaatgcagg cggcgcggtt gccaatccct gcattttctc ccgcgcgact
    10741 gtcaaagcag cgcccatgac cgtttcatgc acgatccgca caacttgccg tcgcttttgt
    10801 aaccccgtcc agatagacca atgacgaccc ggttgctgca tcgccgtacg gggttccgac
    10861 aacgatggaa tccgagatcg aaaggcccct gtattgctcg aagaatttgt ggaaaggggc
    10921 tctccgagcc ctaaaacaaa gatcggttcg ttatgttcaa tcaactgcac gtcaagaaaa
    10981 ctcccttcaa gatccagcac gatcaacatg ttgattggtg cgcctgaaaa accgggcaat
    11041 ggcgccaagg gtttcgattc aaagacatag cctgcatcgg ccccgccgga gttcagcaga
    11101 ctgtagacgc cgttttcgta caacgccgcc cccaatgcga acggcgcgcg gatgtcggat
    11161 tcgatatcat cgcgcgacac aggttcaacc aaaatcacca ggccgccgaa aagcagcatc
    11221 agaatgcctg tgagtacgcg catgatcgaa agactaactt tccacccttc gccgggacat
    11281 tcgacgaaag ttccaagtcc ctgcccgcgg ccctaaggca gtcctgcatc caaagttgca
    11341 gccgcaagga aatcgaccgt gacaggtgat gcggccctcg ccggtccggt gcgcaaactg
    11401 tcacctcagc agccagaggt ggcggaagta cggggtattc ggccagtcga tagggggcag
    11461 acctggttcg ccgttcatta cggcattagc cccggggtga tattgggggt tttcacgtca
    11521 aaggcgacgc tttgccgaaa aagaacaggc cgcccagtta gggcggcctg accaggtttt
    11581 ttcttgtgcc tacgccttac tcggctgcct gcgcgctgtt ggcagagtgc ttgtcacgct
    11641 gactgtcgcg gaacagcgcc ttggccagcg atacgcacat caggcccatc accatggtga
    11701 acggaagcgc accgatgatc atggcattgc gcagcgcatc catagggttg ttttcacccg
    11761 ccgccaggat cagcgcgccg atcactgccg tcaggatcac accccagatg atgcggtgct
    11821 tgataccggt ttcctggcta ccacccgaca tgatggtgtt catcaccaga atacccgagt
    11881 ccgccgaggt taccaggaag gtcatgatca ggatcacgca catgacgttc agcatggaca
    11941 gcagcccacc atcgatcatg aaggacaatg tcgtgaacag cttgttggtg ttcgatgcgc
    12001 cgatgatcgc accttctgcc gcgcctgcca gttccagatc gatcgctgtg ccgcccagaa
    12061 cggtcatcca ggcaaagcac accagcgcag gcgcgaacac gcagcccaag atgaactcgc
    12121 ggacggtccg acccttggag atgcgcgcca ggaaaagccc cacgaagggc gagaatgcga
    12181 tccaccacgc ccagtagaag gtggtccagc ctgcctgcca gccaaactga cgaccttgct
    12241 cacccgcagc gtaggccgcg gccaaggttg cttcgtccaa ctcggccgct gcaccttcca
    12301 gaccgctttt gaagccgtcg aagctacccc aggcattggt cgccccaccc atcagatctg
    12361 cggcatgtgc ttgcgcctcg gccggcagag ccgctgcgaa tgcttcggcc gacagcgggc
    12421 cataggcatt gaagctgagc gacaggaagt gcaggatgta gtcgatcatc gcagtgccat
    12481 aagtggtcat ggcaaagaca aacgaaccga agaccacgaa agtgcccagc aggatgatcg
    12541 acagcaccag attcaggttg gacaggtact tgacaccccg gccgacaccg gaaaccgccg
    12601 aaatgatcga caggcccatg ataacgacca agcctgaaat cagaccgacc ttgctggggg
    12661 tcggcacctc gccgcccaga tccatgatcc actgcatgcc ggtgatggca taaaggccgt
    12721 cgatgaactg gctgacgcca tagccgatgg ttacggacac gccgaggatc gttgcgacaa
    12781 cgcccaaaac gtcaaccacg tggccgaaaa agccgttgac gaaacggcca aacaacggtg
    12841 tcagcgcaga gcggatcgtc agaggcatgt cgcgtgtata ggcgtagtag gccagggaca
    12901 ggccggttac cacatagatc gcccaggcgt gaaagccgta gtgcaggaaa gtgaaacgat
    12961 aagccgattg aacagattca gggtcatttc ctgcaacttc acccgacaaa accacagggt
    13021 tagaccccca aaggcccagc ggttctgctg tggcgaaaac catgagcccc acaccaagac
    13081 cggcaccaaa catcatggag aaccatgaga agttcgaaaa ctcgggcttt tcccccggcg
    13141 ttcccatgat cctacgaccc gtggacggaa tgatcgcaac aacggcaagg aaaaagaaga
    13201 aaaaaccgac aatgacgatg tagaagctgt tgaagacttc cagcaactgg ctgttcaggc
    13261 tgcccaatgt gctgtttgca ttcgctggga aaaccagggc ccacagcacc agcccgacca
    13321 tgatggcttt gctgatcagg gcaattggga cgctgtagtt ttcatagaat ccggaatcag
    13381 ccgtttctat ttcaacgtcc gtgaaaggtt cgggtatcga catatcgcac gttcctcctc
    13441 gagtgtgtcg ttctttgttc ttctgaaaaa atgctggaaa acatcgcgtt gcacgacgtg
    13501 gacaatcatg cacgatgcac gaaccgatgt tgagttgtgt tcagcccaaa cttgggcttg
    13561 cagtaacaac gcttgctccc attacgtctc ttactgcaaa tttcctcccg attgctcgct
    13621 gcctgctgtc accaccgatc ccggtgataa gtcagcctgt ggttgaatgt cgtcgcagca
    13681 tcttaagtgg ttattgggtt tccagtttcg aaaaacctat agcaagggtg agatgttcta
    13741 acctgagaat ccgacacttc gatcacatga agcgaccacc gaattcactc gattgcgatg
    13801 ttagcgagaa caatgcgacg acatgatttg ttgtgaccac tgcgtccttc acagcttcag
    13861 gaccagttta tcggacttgg cccgcgaaac gcaggtgcac aggaattcgt ggctttcctg
    13921 ctcttgcggt gtgagtattc cgtcgcggtg atcgacctgc cctgacacta cgtcaacaat
    13981 gcatgacccg cacaaccctt cagagcagcc gaaatcgacc tgcacgccgt tgttctgcaa
    14041 tacttcgaga atggtttcct cctttccgac cgggtagacc gcgccggttg actgaatttc
    14101 gatctgaaat tccgcgtttg ggtcgtggtc gatgtcagag gcgggtgcaa atcgttcaaa
    14161 atggattgcc ccgccacgca aggatgcacc tgcttccaga acagcattca gcatcggttc
    14221 aggtccgcaa gtatacacat ccgcaccgac gggcatcgat tgcatgaccg atgccagatc
    14281 aaacctgccg tctgtgtcat cgcaatgcaa atgataccat tcctccagcc caagggcctt
    14341 gaactgcgcg tccatcgctg caaattctct tgatcttaca aggtagtaga cccgaaaatc
    14401 ctgcccgcga ttcatcagtt cccgcgccat tgcaaccagc ggagtcgccc cgatgccgcc
    14461 tgcgatcaac gtgacgtgcc gatcgtggtt ttcgagtttg aagtgattcc gcggcccgcc
    14521 gatttcgacc atcgcccctt cttgaagcgc gtgcatggcc accgagccgc cacgcccttc
    14581 atcttcgcgt ttgacggcga cattgattac acggccgtcc tgactccagc tccacagtga
    14641 atactgccgc accagatcgt cggccagata gatatctaca tgtgcgccgg gttgaaggct
    14701 tgtgaagcgg ccgttttcga tttcaaagca aaaatcggac gtgtccgggc tcagccgtgt
    14761 tttgcgcacg aggcgggcaa cttgtgtatc catcacacat cctgttcgtt ctcggtcgac
    14821 tttggtcctg tacccgatcg caaacagcag gaaaaaacat agatttcaat tgcaaaattt
    14881 ctcacattcg gatgaatgta gctcacctct accttttgaa caacgcagca accatgtcac
    14941 gacgccacta taatcttcca cctctcacaa ctttgtcggc cttcgaggcc gccgcgcggc
    15001 atctcagctt caaagaagcg gccggcgaac tgtcggtgac accgggtgct gtcagccatc
    15061 agataaaagc gctggaaagt gaactgggtt cggcgctgtt cgtcagaaag cacagaggcg
    15121 tggaactgac cgaggatggc caggacctgt ttgaagtgct cggttcgtcg ttccggcaga
    15181 tatcgaaggt gcttgaaaag attcgcagcg gtgattcaga aaatccggtg acggtcgggt
    15241 ccactaccgc tgtggctgcg ttgtggcttt ctccgtcggt catccggttc tggcaagact
    15301 acccgcacgt aaaagtgaac cagatggcgc aagacaagcc attctcggac agaccggata
    15361 tcgacttttt catccgttac ggtcgtgacg tgaactcgca gctgaaccat actaaactgt
    15421 accgtgatac tctgacgccg gtctgtagcc ccgagatggc cctggaactg aagggggcaa
    15481 gccttgaaga cctggtcgaa cgtcgcctga tccaccttga aacgcaggac aacacctgga
    15541 ccacttggcc gtcttggttt cacgacctcg gatataccgg agttgtaccg gtgcagtcgc
    15601 gcgtaaacag ctatgcgttg gtgttgcagt tggcccggaa aggggccggg cttgcattgg
    15661 ggtggaaacg cttgatccag cccatgctga catcaggaaa acttgttgcg ctggaagaat
    15721 tcagcctccc tgccccgaac aatttttacc tcgtcggtcg cccggacgac caactgacag
    15781 aaggtgccct ggcgctgaaa aactggttgt tggatgagtt gtccgagggt tcggtttagt
    15841 ctgcctcaat cggccatgag gttttttgat attgaatgcg gccggctcga ccggccaatg
    15901 ggggtaacgt tcaacacatt ccgaattact caggagcaac cgatgaacaa gcattcagcg
    15961 ctttcgtctg ttctgacccc ggtaaacacc gccaagggcc tgccgaacga gcattatatc
    16021 gatcccgatg tcttcgccga ggagcgggag gcggtcctgt tcgcgaactg gtcgggcatc
    16081 ggttttggca aagacattcc cgaagcggga gatgcctttc cgatcgactt cctcggtgtg
    16141 ccgcttctga tggtgcgcga ccgtgacgga cagatcggcg ttttccagaa cacctgccgc
    16201 catcgcggaa tgatcttggt cgacaagccg cagaaaatcc gcggcgcgat ccgttgcccc
    16261 tatcacagct ggtgttacgg cctgaatggc gagctgcgca cggcgccgca tgtcggaggc
    16321 cccggacaga acacgcatga agatctggac tttgccgaac tgggcctgat ccgcatacgt
    16381 tcctatgtct ggcgcgatgt tgtcttcgtg aatgtggatg gaaacgcccc ggagttcgaa
    16441 gaggttcatg gcgagctgat ggaacgctgg aaagattttg aacagcccat gtatcatggc
    16501 ggtgccggcg cgtctgtccg gctcgagctg aagtcgaact ggaaactggc ggtcgagaat
    16561 ttctgcgaaa gctatcacct gccctgggtt cacccgggtc tcaacagcta ttcgcgcctg
    16621 gaagaccact acaacatcaa tgaactgggc aagtattcgg gtcagggcac ctatgtctat
    16681 cgccagttcg aaggtcagaa cggcgaaaaa ctggatgact tccagaatct gagcgaaaag
    16741 tggaacgaag gggcggaata catcgtcgtg tacccgaaca ccttgctggg tgttcaacgc
    16801 gaccatggat ttgccttcat catcgatccg atcacgcatg aacggtcaaa cgaaaggatc
    16861 gagctgtact acgccaaaaa accggaagac gcacccgagc acgaagcgtt gcgcgcaaag
    16921 aacgcgcagc tttggaaaac cgttttcgaa gaggatgtgt tcgtggtcga gggcatgcag
    16981 aaaggccgtc acggtgtcaa attcgacggc ggccgtttct cgcccgcgat ggatggccca
    17041 acgcattgtt tccaccactg ggtggccact cagatcgaac aagcccgtgc cgaggcatag
    17101 gcggctttcc ggccggatca tgggctgagg gcgccacgga tgtatcctgc gcggtcattt
    17161 gcaatcagga acatcgcaga tgcaggcgat gttccaagat tgcgcaaaga cgcgtgcgga
    17221 tgcgtgtgat gggttcatca aggtccggtc cgcatcgttg acggcgctgg gaaatcaggt
    17281 ttcaggcgca aaaaggtaga aagcgtatga ttgcgtacag gccaacacac ttcgcgtttc
    17341 cggtaagagg ctgaccttgg atctgcaaga actcgacaag cacctgttgc aggctcacgc
    17401 ggataatgat gtgcctgcgc tgatccggct gtaccacgag gcagccgacc gggccgagca
    17461 aaaccaggat ctcgacgctg cttgttttta ccttacacat gcgtttgtgt tcgcgctgga
    17521 atacggcgcg cccgaagcgg atgagttgaa ccgaaaacta tacgagcgcg gccgcgccca
    17581 tcgtttggtg ttctgacgaa atcggtgtag ttggggtatc gtgctggcaa agagacaaag
    17641 catgacccat tttacctttc tgtgcctcga agatttcccg cttgctgccc tgtccatggc
    17701 catcgacccg ctgcgcgtgg ccaatgagat cagccgcagc gatggtcttg gctggactgt
    17761 cgtttcggaa gatggacaac agatcatgtc cagctcacgc ctcagcatca accctgacaa
    17821 ggcattgtcc gacgtggagg aaaccgacgt cgtgctggtc tttgccgggg cctcagcccg
    17881 gttgaaggat cgcaaggctt cgggcggagc gctgcgacgg cttttgtccc gtggcgcgcg
    17941 gatcggttcg gtcagcggtt cactttttgc gctggcggaa gaaaagttct tcgatggtta
    18001 cagctgtagc gcgcatttct gctataccgc tgctttgaag gaacaattcg acagggtgaa
    18061 cctgtgcgac acgctctata cgatagatcg caaccgaatg tcctttgccg ggacttcagc
    18121 ggtttttgaa ttcatgctgg gcgtgatttc ggatgaggtg tccgatgcgg ttgccgtcga
    18181 aacggcctgc tggttccaat acgcgacttt gcgtgatgcg gatacgttgc aggttttgcc
    18241 gggctacagc aaaaatcaga cccgcaatgc cctgccgcgc ccggtgcggc gggccatcga
    18301 gttgtttgca aacaacatcg aaaacaagat ctcgatcgag caggtttcga aacgcgttgg
    18361 catgtccatc cggcaattgg agcggcattt caagaaggaa accgggatca gccccggagg
    18421 gtactatcgc agactgcgac tggatgcggc gcggcagaag ctgctttaca ccgatcagcc
    18481 tttgcaggaa atcgcgcttt cggtcgggta tgacagcgcc agttcgtttt caagcaacta
    18541 tcggcgcgca ttcggtctgc cgccagctca ggagcgcaag gaacgaagcc gcggcgccag
    18601 acacgcggct ttgtccttag gacaccgtcc ttcacagggc cctggccacc tcaatcagca
    18661 tgtggtgaac tgaaatcgca tagctgcgtg gcgcgtagat cgaaaaatcc gttctcgcct
    18721 cattgcagcg cagcaggcac cccacatgat ggattgcggt gcggttgaag gctccggcct
    18781 gcatctgctc gacatccaga acggtcaggc gttgcagcaa gactgtggca ccctgcccgt
    18841 tcatgtcgat gcgtgtgaac gcgtccgact gatcggtcac cgacgccatg ccgaccagct
    18901 cggtttccat acgcctggcc aactccaacg ggcctgcaaa agcttcttcg cacaggtact
    18961 gatccgggcc cagccagtgc aggctgctgg tttcgccctt ttcccaccgc cccgcctcag
    19021 gcaccgggat tccgcaaacg gtttgaagtt tggctttgac ggtttcctcg tgtcccagcc
    19081 tggctgagac ggatgccagt gccacatcct ctcgttcctg aaaggtcaga gttccgacca
    19141 cgtcccgttt gggttcactg ccgccaatgg cggtcttggc aacaaaatca cgcacggagc
    19201 cgttctcctt cggggtcaac gaaatgcgcg ctgacaagcg tcgctttgat gttggtgtca
    19261 tccaccgggc tgacaatctg cacggtgtcg cccaatcgct gcgccccgcg ttttacaaag
    19321 gccagtccga tgctgctgga caggtgcggc gaataggcag ccgatgtgac atagcccaga
    19381 tcgttttccg gcaggtgtgg cgcatcctcg tcgaacacat ggcctccggc cagcacggca
    19441 tcggcgttgt tgaccggctg aatgccgacc aaagccagac catccggatc ggtcagagct
    19501 tcgcgtgcgc taagcgtcgc accgatactg tctttctggg ttgagaccat gcgccccatg
    19561 cccaaattgt gggcgctggt ggttccgttc agttcgtttc cggtggcatg gcccttttca
    19621 atccgcagaa cgccaagcgc ttcggtgcca tacggcgtta cgccaaaggg ctctccaagc
    19681 gccatcagat gtcggatcag cgcgtcaccg taccgggtag gaaccgccag ctcataggcc
    19741 aactcacccg agaacgagat gcggaacagc cgcgccggga cccccccggc aatggtcacc
    19801 tcgccacacg ccataaaggg aaaaccttcg ttgctgatgt catggccgtc atcaacgacc
    19861 ctttgcagca actcacggga tttcgggccc gctatggcat attgtgccca ggcgtcggtg
    19921 gtcgagatca tctgcacatc catgtccgga aacaggcatt gatgcacgaa ctccatgtgg
    19981 cgatagacac caaccgcgtt tgcggttgtg gtggtgacca caaagtgatc ttcggccaag
    20041 cgggcggcag tgccgtcatc catggctatg ccgtcttcgc gcagcatcaa gccataacgg
    20101 gttttgccca ccggcagttt ggcaaagccg ttgcaataga tcttgttgag gaattccgcg
    20161 gcatccgcgc attgcacgtc gattttgccc agcgtggtca cgtcgcagac gccgacaccg
    20221 ctgcgtacgg ccagaacttc gcgatccacg gattcgcgcc aatgggtctc accggccttg
    20281 gggaaccatt gcgcgcgcag ccaggggccc acctcgacga ataccgcgcc ctgttcttcg
    20341 gcccattgat ggctgggcgt cagacgcgtg ggtttgaatt cttttccgac cgagcgcccg
    20401 gcccaggccc ccatcgccac gggcgtgtag ggtggccgga agatggtcgt gccggtttct
    20461 ggaatgctct taccggtgat ctcggccatc acggccagcg cgccgacgtt cgcggttttg
    20521 ccctgatcgg ttgccatgcc aagggtggta tagcgtttca gatgctcgac actgcggaag
    20581 ccttcctgtt cggccagttt gacatccttg acggtcacgt cattctggaa atccagccag
    20641 gcgcggcctg tgccgggcac atgccacaac ggggtgatgc ggatctcatc atcctcggct
    20701 ttcggcaggt cgaccgggca ggccctgatc cccagcccgt caagcgccgc aagtgccgca
    20761 ttggtgcccg aggcgatcgc cccgtggctg gtcaggttgc cagcggcggc accggcgaca
    20821 ctcataccct tgggcagttc ggcaggtggg atgaaggctg caagcggttc gaaccattgc
    20881 gggcggccgc gctgatggca tgtcagttgc acattcggat tccacccacc cgaaacgccc
    20941 agaccgctta cttcgatggg gcgggtttga ccatcggcca tctgcacggt gatcgatttc
    21001 agccccaaac ggccctgcgt attcgtgacc tgcgccccgg ccagcaattc acattcggca
    21061 atgcgcggtg catcgtggcg cgggtcgatc gcggcaacaa cattgatccc ggctttgatc
    21121 aaatcctgtg cggcgcggtg tccttcgtca ttgttggtga agatcgccac gcgctggccc
    21181 ggtgtcacgg cccagcggtt tgcataggcc cgcatcgcgc ccgccagcat tatgcccggt
    21241 cggtcgttgt tttcgaaagc aatcggacgt tcggtagagc cggcacaaag caccgtgtgc
    21301 ttcgcgtaga tgcgccacag aatctggcgt ggtttccccg cctcgggcac cgcaaggtga
    21361 tccgagaccc gctcaagcgc gccgtgaatg ccgtgatcat aggcgccgaa cacggtggtg
    21421 cgcgtcagaa ggcgcacgtt gtccatcgat gccagctctc ccagtgtctg cgcgacccaa
    21481 tcggcattcg aaatgccctc gaaccggtca cagtcagaca acaaacgccc acccatccgg
    21541 ctgtcttcgt cggccagaat gacccgggcg ccagaccgcg ccgccgtcaa cgccgcgatc
    21601 aggccggagg gaccggcgcc gataaccagg acatcgcaat gcaaatagcc cttgtcgtag
    21661 atatccgggt cggcctcctg cgtcaggctg cccagaccgg ccgccttgcg gatcatcggc
    21721 tcatatagct tttcccagaa cgccttaggc cacatgaagg tcttgtaata gaaacccgcc
    21781 gtcaaaaagg gcgagagccg atcattgatc gacagcgcat cgaaggcgag agagggccag
    21841 cggttctgcg atgtcgcctc gagcccgtcg aacagttcga ccgtggtcgc gcctgtgttg
    21901 ggctcctgcc tgttgcctgt gcgcagctcg accagcgcgt tgggctcttc cgaacccgag
    21961 gccagcacac cgcgtggacg gtggtatttg aacgaacggc caaccaggcg cacgtcattg
    22021 gccagcagcg ccgaggccag cgtatcaccc tgatagcctt cgtaggattt gccatcgaag
    22081 gtaaaacgca gctttttgga ccggtcgatc agaccgccct gcaaacgatt gttctgggtc
    22141 attttccccg tcccgtcttg cgggctacat cccgcgccag ttctgtagcc agaatttcat
    22201 gggtcagcgt gtcgcgtgtc acaaccagcc acgagcggtc gccctgctcg tgaaaccaca
    22261 gctctcggtg ggttcctgcc gggttgtcgc gcaggtagac atagtcgtga aactcggcgg
    22321 cggccgtgtc ggattgccag tcgggccgat tgatcagact cgcgtcgccc agataggtga
    22381 attcggacgc gtcacgcggg ccaagcagtg gatgattgat gatcatgtcc gggcctcctc
    22441 agtgcaggtt gggctgtgcg cccacgcctt tttcgtcaat catctgcccg gttctgaacc
    22501 ggtccagacg ataggcagat gcaacgtcat gcggtcggtc ggtggccatc agatgcgcga
    22561 aacaaaaacc agatgctggc gttgccttga acccgccgta gcaccagcca ccattgaaat
    22621 agagcccttc aattccggtg tgatcaatga acggcgaacc atccatcgac atatccatca
    22681 cgccgcccca catccgcagc aggcgcgcgc gaccgatcat cggcatcagg gacatgccac
    22741 cttcggccac gtcctcgacc acaggcaggt tgccgcgttg tgcataggtg ttgtagccgt
    22801 cgatatcgcc gccaaagacc agaccgccct tgtccgattg gctgacatag aaatgtccgg
    22861 cgccatacgt gatcaccccg tcaagcaccg gtttcagccc ttcggtcaca aaggcctgta
    22921 gcacgtggct ttcgatcggc aggcgcatcc ccgcctgtgc catcacgcgc ccggaagacc
    22981 cggcaaccgc cacgcccacc ttcttggcgc cgatgtaacc ccttgtggtt tcaacgccca
    23041 gcagttttcc gttttcgatg cggaacccgg tgacttcgca attctggatg atgtcgaccc
    23101 cccgttgatc cgcggcacgg gcatagcccc aagcgacacc gtcatgacgc gccgtaccac
    23161 cgcggcgatg caacagaccg cccttgatcg gaaagcgcgc atcgtcaaag ttcaggaacg
    23221 gatacatcgc gcgaacgccc tctgcatcca gcagttcggc cccagagccg gtgaacatca
    23281 tcgcgttgcc acgacgacga tacgcgtcac gctgcgcgtc cgtatgacag aggttcagaa
    23341 taccgcgctg actgaccatc gcattgtagt tcaggtcctg ttcaagattt tcccacagtt
    23401 tcagcgacag ctcatagaat ggctggttgc catccaacag gtaattggcg cgaatgatcg
    23461 ttgtattgcg cccgacgttg ccgccaccga tccagccttt ttccaaaacg gcaaccttgg
    23521 cggcgttgtg ttccttggcc agataatatg ccgtcgcaag gccatggccg ccgccgccaa
    23581 tcacgatgaa atcatagctt gattgaggct cgggatcacg ccaagccggt gtccagcccc
    23641 ggtgcccgtt caaaacctgc cgcatgatcg cgagtgccga ataccgcatg aatttgtgtc
    23701 cttaaccctc agtgcgccga agcatcatgt gccgccggga aagccccagt cacgacgtaa
    23761 tccgtcacgg agtttatcgg ttgcgacaat tttcagaccg gtattgggat tgattggcgc
    23821 gcgaccgggc aattttccgg gtgcccacca tgaccgcagc gttgaggttg caggataaaa
    23881 agcaacgcac ctggtgcgaa gatcagaacc tcaacaattc aatcgaatgc ccggcgggca
    23941 ggtcttcgat ctcggccggt atgatcgcca acccgtctgc ctgcgccagc aaggcaacac
    24001 ggccactgta ggagggcgcc atcagacgca cattgggaag gccacgcggc gaggtaccgt
    24061 caatctggac cgggcgatat tcctgccgac ccgcgcgacg ctgcaccggt tcggccagca
    24121 cggcctgaac aggtacctga ggtctgtggc acaagcctgc gcgccgcgcc atcatctgcg
    24181 acccgattat ctgccatgtc acataggctg acaccgggtt gccgggcagg ccaacgtaaa
    24241 gagcacgctc gcgccgcccg aacatgaccg gtttaccggg cttcatcgcc actttcatga
    24301 catcggtttc gccgccaatc gcgctgaaaa gccggggcat gtgatcttca tccccgaccg
    24361 acacgccccc ggtcgtgacg atgaggtccg aggcatcgca tgcctcgcgc agaacctgtt
    24421 ccagacgggt cgggtcatcc acgaccggtc cccggtcgat cagttcgatc cagggttttt
    24481 gcaacagcgc cagcagcata taacggttcg agttgtagat ttggccgggg tcgaggggtt
    24541 cgcccggttg acgcagttcg ctgcctgtcg aaaagatcgt gaccttcagt tttcgaaaca
    24601 ccaggacctc accatacccg gcggatgcca gggcggccat ctcgcgcggt ccaatttcac
    24661 agccgcgtcg caggatcgga cccccggcac aaagatcttc ccctgcgcgt cggatatgct
    24721 tgccgggttt cgggcggcgg ctgaatcgaa tcctgtcgat caaaagatcg caatcttcct
    24781 gcatcagcac ggcatcgaat tcaggtggca ccggagcgcc agtgaaaatg cgtaaagcgc
    24841 tgccttcggg tgcatcatgg tcgccgcagt cacccgcagc cacgcgcccg gcgatgagca
    24901 gctcgaacac cggcccgtca cccagatcac cggtgcggat ggcatagcca tccatggccg
    24961 agttgtcgaa ggcaggcata tcaaccttgc tggcgcaatc ctcggccaga acccggccta
    25021 tagcctgttc cagcggcaaa atctcggttt cggcaacagg atcggcgacg gaaagaccgc
    25081 gttcaagggc gtcctcgaca gtcagataca tgtcggcgtg gcggtcacag gcacatccat
    25141 cagccatttt gaatctccga aaatattaag tgtcctgcaa atcccggctg ttcgtccgga
    25201 tccagattgg gcaggccgtc gttgaatttt tccaagtccg agctgggatc agcaacgacc
    25261 ggcagcgtac ccacgttgtg ccgaccatgt gcggcgcgac ctgtgccgtc atcgccttct
    25321 ttcacggacg acaaatcctg ctcgggttgg ccgcaaagct cagacacgcg cgcgcagtca
    25381 gagttcatgc caaaggtgga cgttacggtg ggcagcccag ccattctctc gaagccctcg
    25441 gtatccttgg cagggattgg tgcagatagc gtcagccaag tgttcatccg tccctccgga
    25501 gctcaggcca cccggcggga aaccccccgc aggtcagcca aaacgctgat catcaccggc
    25561 aaaaggacgc gatggttttg tcgcacggtc cggccagaaa ttcccggcca atggacagca
    25621 aggcgggttt actgtcattg acataggtca tgatccgcgt tcgggcgtcc catcagaaag
    25681 ggcacattgt cgcgtctttc ggttccgcaa gtaatgaaat cacaatcgca gcgctggccc
    25741 tttggtcgat ttcgaaagga aaaaggctgg cttggtcgcg aaaagtcgac aagtgcaggt
    25801 gtcgggatct ttttcagcag atcctggccg aatgccagac gttcttgacc gtcatgtaat
    25861 tctcaaggcc ttcggttccg ccttcccgac catagccact ggatttcacg cccccaaagg
    25921 gcgtttccgg catggatgct tcaagtgtgt tgatcgagag attgccgacc tcgacctcgt
    25981 cgatcagacg gtcgatgtaa tccgcccgat tggtgaaagc gtaccccgcc agcccgtagg
    26041 gaactgaatt cgccagagcg atcgcctcat ccagcgaagc caccgggttg atcaccgcaa
    26101 ccggtccaaa cggctcttcg cgcatgatcc gcgccgcttt aggaacgttc aataacaccg
    26161 tgggttcaaa gaaatatccc cgctcaccca gccgcgatcc acctgtggca agcgttgcgc
    26221 cctgcgccac tgcgtcttca accagctctg acaaggctgg cacgcgccgg tcgttggccg
    26281 ttgggcccat ttcaacggtt gcgtcaagcc cattgccgac aaccgtggcc ttgaccctct
    26341 caacaaatcc ggccgcatag gcgtcaaaaa tactctcatg cgcgaagaaa cgggttggcg
    26401 aagtgcagac ctgaccggca ttgcgcattt tgcggaccgc gcctgaaacg gccgccgatt
    26461 gcacatccgt atcttcgcaa acgatgaccg gcgcgtggcc acccaactcc ataagcactc
    26521 gggtgtcgtg ccgggccgcc aaagtggtta aatgacgccc gacggttgtc gatccggtga
    26581 aggccaccaa gcgaacgggg tcctgcggga tcagatgacc ggatatctcg gatggttcac
    26641 cgaacaccaa attcagaacc cctgccggca gaccggcatc ttcgaacgct tttgctatgt
    26701 gcaaagcgcc ggcaggcgtt tcttctgccg ctttcaggat cactgaacag cccgaggcca
    26761 aagcacccgc gattttccgg gcaggttggc tcatggggaa gttccacgga gaaaatgccg
    26821 cgacaacgcc gacaggctgg tgatgaactg caaatttgtg accctgcgcc gccggaatga
    26881 tcctgccata ggtccgcatc gcctcgcccg catcccattc aaagaactcg gcgcctcgaa
    26941 tgacctccag ccgggcctgc ttcaaaggct tgccatgctc cagagtaatg gaatgcgcga
    27001 tttcttcctg ccgctgacgc atgagggctg ccgcccgcag gatcgtatcc gcgcgttccc
    27061 gcggcgatgt gcggcgccac agtcgaaagc cttcgacggc cgcttgcagc gcgtcgtcca
    27121 ggtctttcgc cgatgcgcaa ggcaaccgac cgagttcttc ctcggttgcc gggttgacaa
    27181 ccgggatatc gcgcccggtt tttcgccacg tgccgccaat gaacagcctg agctctggat
    27241 acatgaaact ggcgcctcca tttgccttga tttttgatcg cgcgatgcct cgcatgagtt
    27301 caagcgcatt gcgcgaatac ggatatcaaa ttggcggata tctggtctgt ctgctctgcg
    27361 ccgcccgatg cagggccgtt ttgaaagcgc gcccagcggg cgacagatcg tcgtcggcgc
    27421 ggaaagacac tccaattggt ccctgcccga acggaacctc ccaggtgagc tgggcaagat
    27481 ggttgttttc gatatcctgg acgacgactt cggccggcat aaggccgatc aggtcgcggg
    27541 attgcagcag cgcccggttc gtcaggtagg acacggattc aatggcgacc ggtggcacgt
    27601 attgctgctg gccgacgaaa aaatgatccg cctgacgtcg caacgtggtc tcttgcgggg
    27661 gaagaatcca gccaaacggc ttggtttgcg caaaggtcac ggcgtcccgc tcagcaagcg
    27721 ggtgttgagg gccgacaatg gccaatatcc gatcctcgaa cagtttttcc tgtcgaatct
    27781 tgtcgcgatg ccggtgcgac ggcaggcgtc ctacaaccat gtcgatctca cccgacagca
    27841 gccggggcat gagcacctcg tttgtccctt cgctgatctt gaccgcaacg ttcgggcggt
    27901 cttccagcag cagttcaatg gcggcaggta gcaggctggt tgacgccgca agcagtgttc
    27961 ccaccacgac acggccggaa tttccttcgt tcaggtcgtc cagttcctgc gcggcattgg
    28021 aaacctgagc aaatatcagt ttcccgtgac gtatgagagt ttcgccaaaa accgttggca
    28081 caacgcctcg gttggtgcgc gtgaacagct tgacttcgaa atccagttca agatcctgaa
    28141 tcatcttggt tgccgctggc tgagatattc ccagctcacg cgcagcattc tgaatgtttc
    28201 catgcgcgcc aactgcaacc agcagacgca gctgccgcag cttcaggcgg gtcaaggcgc
    28261 ggtcaacgat gcgagagtga cgcccaacca tggctacagc acaatcggct tgcaaagctg
    28321 atccagcttg gacagcacac tcatggccgc aagcgccgag cttcgcgggt tgtcgggcag
    28381 cgcggtaccg ctgatccgga actgaaacgt gccgaaatcg ccttcggcct cgacctcgtg
    28441 aatgttcttg tggatcgtcg gatcggcgat cagacgaacc tgtgtgttat cgaaccccac
    28501 gcccgccaag gcgacggcgg cggcgacatt tgcgttcttt gggtaagcca gcgccgcctc
    28561 tcttgcggaa ccttgaaaat gggtttcagc cgcggtgata ttgccgaggt caagactgtg
    28621 ttcggcaagg gatcccttcc accccgccgg cggcttgcgc cccacatatg tgacggattt
    28681 gagcggcccg accgctgcgg cgctgagaca gtccagccca cctatggcac cgcttgccag
    28741 atgcagccgc gccccgccct ttcgcgcggc cctgtccagc cgatcactga cctgctgatc
    28801 cgcaagtgcg ccggcagaga cactgatgat atccagccct cgtgccagaa tgtccggacc
    28861 caaaccggcc agtgcctcgt gccccgcgca atccagaaca atttcgattc cggccggcag
    28921 gtcatcaacc gaaccaattg acttgggcga ttttggatca acgcggtgtg gtctgaccag
    28981 aatggctgcc aactcatgcc catgttctgg caacatgcgc tgcacaaact gcgcgattgc
    29041 gccggttccg atgactgcga tcttcatgtc tggaccctag accagcattg aaaaaatctg
    29101 aattggtaag tttgtggtat atttttttca gatatccatt tccctgaaat ggcactggtc
    29161 cgacccgcct ggtgtgtttt gttcctgttg aagccacggg gaccacgttg gaaatgaaat
    29221 actcaaaaca cgacgcgaag gcctatgccc gcgaacatat gactgggata tgggcagcgg
    29281 cactgaaccc gttcaatgat gacctgtctc tggatgaatc gggactgcgc gccaacatcc
    29341 gccattggat cgacgatctg gacatccagg gccttttcgt cgccggcaaa cagggcgagt
    29401 tcttttcgat gagcatcgaa gagcgcaagc gcaacttcga aattgccgtt gacgaatgcg
    29461 caggcaaagc cggtgtcatc gtctcggtct cggaccagaa catgaatacg gccttggacc
    29521 tggcgcatca cgcacagaat tgcggcgcgg attacatcgt tctgcacgcg ccggttctga
    29581 gctttgtgca ggatcgcgga gaggttttgt accagtacta caagcgtttt tgtaacgaac
    29641 tggatatcgg catcgccatg tggagccatc cagacagtgg ctatttgatg cagcccgaag
    29701 aatgcgcccg cattgcggac ttacccaata tcgttgcgat aaaatactcg gtcccgcgtg
    29761 agatgtacgt gaagctgacc cacatggtgg gcgacaggat ccatgtctcg acctcggccg
    29821 aacatgaatg gctggacaac atattggaac tggactggaa gttgtatctc tgctcgtccc
    29881 cgccctatca gctgcaaagc aaggttgatc agcggatgaa cgaatacacg cgtctggcct
    29941 ttgcgggaaa ggccgatgaa gcgcggcgtg tctttgacag tctgaacccg gtccgcgacg
    30001 cgatgaaacg cgcgcgccct gcgggcaaac ccactgcatt cggaaagtac tggcaagagt
    30061 tgctgggtca ggtcggtggc cgcgtacgcc cgccgatgct ggaactgacc gaagcggaaa
    30121 aagcgatcat tcgcaaagcg ttcgacgaat gcgggctgcg cgtctgagct gggtgaggcc
    30181 gggcagtata aggaaatcgg atagcgagat gctgataatt tctttgcggt catgcaaaaa
    30241 cgcgccaaac tttcagggat agggagtggg acatgtcaaa actgaaagcg ttcaacttta
    30301 aggcctggat cgacgagcat cgccatctgc tcaaaccgcc cgtagggaat cgtcaggttt
    30361 gggaagacgc cgatctgatg gtcaccgttg tgggtggccc gaacaagcga accgattacc
    30421 acgatgaccc ggtggaagaa ttcttctacc agcttgaagg cgacatggtg ctgaaaatct
    30481 atgacggaga ggagttctat gatgttccga tccgtgaggg cgaggttttt ctgctgcctc
    30541 cgcatgtacg ccattcgcca cagcgccctc aggaaggctc gatcgggctt gtgattgaac
    30601 ccaagcgcca gaccggagag ctggacgcca tcgaatggta ttgctttgaa tgcggatcac
    30661 tggtgcatcg agcggaaatg cagctaaagt ccatcgttga tgacctgcct ccggtttatc
    30721 agaagttcta tgcctcggaa caagaccgca cctgccccaa ttgtcaggct gtgcacccgg
    30781 gaaaggaacc gcccgagggc tgggtcacgt tgtaaaacaa gatcaaacag gggaagtaat
    30841 gagacatttc gcaaaaatcg ccgcctctgc ggctgcgttg gcactggcgt ctgttgccgc
    30901 tcacgccgaa gagtttcggt tgggtctgat cacgccgcca ccgcatatct ggaccaaagc
    30961 cgccgaagcg tttggggccg agttgaatga ggccagtggt ggcgcgcatt cggtatctgt
    31021 cttcccggcc cgccagttgg ggaacgaggc agaaatgctg caacaattgc agaccggcgc
    31081 gttggacatg gctttcatga cggtggccga ggtttccaac cgcgcgcccg agttgggggc
    31141 gttctatgcg ccctatctgg cagatgacat tgggcacgcg gggcgcatcc tgcgatccga
    31201 tacggccaag tccatgctgg aacccttgcc ggggcaggtt ggtgtcgttg gactgggata
    31261 tgggatggca ggattgcgcc agatcgtcag ccggggcgag gtttcctccg ccgaagatct
    31321 atcaggcctg aaactgcgta tcacgccctt cacaccgatt ctggatttct acaacgcggt
    31381 gggggcagca cccacgccca tgcccttgcc tgccgtctat gatgcgctgg ccaatggtca
    31441 ggttgacgcc atcgacatgg acgccgagct gatctgggtt ctgaaatatt atgaacacgc
    31501 tgacacgatc gtgcagtcgg atcacatgat gttcccgatg gtcgggctgg tatcggccaa
    31561 ggtctgggct ggtttgtccg aagaagaccg cgcgatgatc gcggaactca tggccaagca
    31621 tgtggacagc accattgatg cctacgtcga aaacgatgcc aaatggctgg agcagatcga
    31681 gggcactggc aaagcctaca aaaaggtcga tgcctcgttc tttggcgacg cgatcgaaga
    31741 gtggaacggg atctggtccc agaagacctc ttcccttgac gctttgcggc agactgcggc
    31801 agaaacaaaa taacgaaaac ggcatgacta aaggggcgca gctcgatcct gcgccctttt
    31861 tcacgggaga acagcgatgt tgtatcggct gtcggctggc ttggcgcggg tcgagttgtg
    31921 gtgcgctgcc tttctggcag tctgcataac gattctgatc ttgttgaatg tcgtaacgcg
    31981 aacggcgggc aacgccctgt tctgggttga tgaactggcg atctacgcga tggtctggat
    32041 gacctttctg ggcgcgtctt ccgcattgca ccatcgcagt tctgtgtcga tctccatcgt
    32101 ttccgacaac gtgcccgaac gcgcgaaacc attgatccgc aagggtgtgg acgtggtcgt
    32161 gtttgctttt tcctttgcga tgctgtggtt ctgctggcgc tggttccttc cgctggacat
    32221 cgccagcagc ggatttgacg tggcggcgtt tcaaggtcag acattcaatt tcatctacgc
    32281 cgagccaacg ctgaccctgg gcctgccaaa gtacctgttc tggttggtga tatggctttt
    32341 cgcagtgggc gcgacgctgc attccaccat gcatctgctg agcgccccgg gcaaaggggc
    32401 acagccatga gccccatcgt ctttctggcc actttacttc tgtccgtgcc cgtggcgatc
    32461 gtgctggcga tcacggccat ctggtacatc tgggaaagcg gcaacacggt tctttatgac
    32521 agcttcgcgc agaaaatgtt cggcggtctt gagaattacg gcctgctggc aattcctctg
    32581 ttcatgttga ccggagaatt gatgaacgaa ggcggcatga cccggcgcct tgtcgcgctg
    32641 gcccgggtgt ttgtcggcgg gtttcgcggc gggctggcct atatcaactt gctggcaaac
    32701 atgttcatgg cggccatcat cgggtctgcg acggcgcaga tcgcggtgat gtcgcgcgcc
    32761 atggtccccg cgatggagga ggagggctat gacaagggtt tcgccgctgc cacgacggcc
    32821 gcgggcgggc tgctggctcc ggtcatcccg ccgtcgatga tgtttgtcat cttcggtgtt
    32881 ctggctcaga tcccgattgg tgacatgttc attgcaggaa tcctgcccgg tttgatcctt
    32941 gccggggcgt ttgcatcggt catcaccctg atcgggtggt ggcagaactt tccgaaaggg
    33001 cattggatga cgcgtgccga agctgtccag gccttgatca gcgcggcccc tgccctgctg
    33061 attccgatgt cgatcatagg cggcattctg ttcgggatcg ccacaccgac cgaatccgct
    33121 gcaatcgcgt ccctgatcgc gtttctggtg ggctggttgg tttacgggga cctgaagccg
    33181 agcaacctgg cacagatgtt caaacgcacg gcggccaatg cgtcgatgat cctgttcatg
    33241 atcgcggccg ccagcgtgtt cggctgggtc atcatctatg aggaaatacc gcagcaactg
    33301 gctgggttaa tcacctcggt cacctcggac ccgttcgtgt tcctgctgat cgttaacctt
    33361 gcgcttttgc tggttggaat ggtgatcgat ggcatcgccg cgatcatcct gatcactccg
    33421 atcctgctgc cgattgcaac cggttcatac gatatcagcc cctatcagtt cggcattgtt
    33481 gcctgcctga accttgtgct tgggctgctg acgcccccgg tcgggatcgg attgtacatc
    33541 gcctcgtcca tgagcggcac atcgcccggt tcaatcctga aatcgctttg gcctttcctg
    33601 atcgcagtaa ctttggtgtt gcttctgcta agctattacc caagcctgtc aacgctgctg
    33661 atctgaacca gatacgtttg caggcgcatt ccgtcgcaaa catggtgccg gaaatcacgc
    33721 tctacttgtt tgcgtccgta agctaagctg gcctgaacat gccaactggt cacaaaaagg
    33781 acaatcatgc tgctcgacac tccgatctgc gatttcggtt ggaaagcccc ggacttcacg
    33841 ctcaaggacc cgaacggtca ggccttcaag atgtccgatc acctgcaaaa cgggttgcta
    33901 atcgccttca tctgcaatca ttgcccctat gtcaaaacga tcacggaccg acttgcccag
    33961 gacacggacc tgctgatgtc caaggggatc ggcgtgttgg cggtcatgtc gaacgactat
    34021 cgcgattacg ccgaagattc gccgccaaac atgttggaat tcgcacggca gaacggcttc
    34081 aactttccat atctcgtgga cgaggatcaa tccgtaggaa aggcttatgg tgctgtctgc
    34141 actccggatt tcttcggatt gaatgcggat ggaaagttgc agtaccgggg ccgtctggac
    34201 aatctgggcc gcggccagac aggcaagcgc gaaccagaac tggtcaatgc gatgctgcaa
    34261 attgccgaga ccgggcaagg cccccaggac cagattccat caatgggatg ttcgatcaaa
    34321 tggacccgag gctaggccat ggagatcacg tcactggatc atgtcaacct ccgcaccacg
    34381 cgtttggacg agatgatcga ttggtactgc aacttgctgg ggatgcgggt cgggccacgc
    34441 ccgcccttcc cttttcccgg agcctggctt tatgtcgaag aaaacgcttt cgtgcatctg
    34501 gtcggtgtcg aggccgaggc cacgggttcg gacgcagacc taaagcttga gcatttcgct
    34561 ttttcggcga cagggttgga tcggttcgaa gcgcatctta aaacaaatgg cgtctcctat
    34621 cgccgtgtag aactgacggc gatcgacacc gttcagttga acgtctggga tccggacggc
    34681 aatcacattc acatcgattt tcggaccgac gaatagagat ggcaggctcc gatacagttt
    34741 cgtgcatgga aatttcctga ccctcaaatt gaacacttga ccggaattcg cgggtcgtcc
    34801 ttgatagaac tgtgttttcc cggactatgc ccggggctgg tccttttaac catagggaaa
    34861 tggggaatgc ttggatccgc ttggttgcgg tcatgcatgg tggtcaaatg gctgacattg
    34921 atgaatggct gatccgaaac ggcttgtcca aatatgtcga tgccttctcc cggcacgagg
    34981 tcgaactggg tgatctgccg gaactgagcg acgatgacct tgtcacgatc ggcctgcccc
    35041 ttggacccag acgccgcttt ctgaaagcaa tacgggatga aaccgggcag cctgcgggat
    35101 cacatcgcgc gcatcaagaa cccaacatca ttgcagagcg cagacagctg acggtcatgt
    35161 tcattgatct tgttggatcg acggcgatat cgcaaaagct ggatcctgaa gatctggccg
    35221 aggttctgag gctgttcaaa gagacctgcg ccgctgctgt cgccgctttt gacgggcata
    35281 tcgccagtta ctatggcgac ggtatcatgg tgttttttgg ctttccgcat gcgcatgaag
    35341 acgacccgga acgcgccatt catgcaggtc ttcggatcgt tcgcgaaatt ccggaactcc
    35401 gcacgcatgc acatcttgaa gtccgcatag ggatcgcgac cggcctggtt gtcgtcggtg
    35461 acctgcgtgg agagaagatg ttcgaggatg gcaccgccat gggcgagacc ccgaacctgg
    35521 ccgcacggct tcaatcgatg gctgatccgg ggacaatgat cgtcgcgccg acgacgcggg
    35581 aactggcggg tgatgcgttc gaatatgtgc gccggggcac gtttcaattg aaaggctttg
    35641 ccaaagaggt cgaagcctgg caagtcaccg gcacgcgcca gactctcagc cgttttcttg
    35701 cggcagacga cgcccggatg agttcattgg tcgggcgcgc gcaggagcat gaaacccttc
    35761 aaagcaagtg gaagctggcc cgtcagggtc aaggtcaggt ggtgctggtc tcgggcgagg
    35821 cgggcatagg aaagtccagg ctgatcgaag agcttcgccg cacgatcccg gacgcaaaac
    35881 aacgacagct tcgatttcag tgttcgccct ttcatgacgc aagcgcgttg tatccgatca
    35941 ttcgccagct tgaaaacgcg gccgaactgc gggccggtga cagtacggac aataagttga
    36001 acaagatcca cggcgttctg ggcgatcctt ctgaagggtc actgaaactg gctgcggcac
    36061 tgttgtcggt cccgtttgaa gacaggcttg gcccgctgga cttgacccca gagcagatca
    36121 tgaagcagac gctggacatg ctggtcaacc atgtgatcgg catggcgcag gaaaccccga
    36181 ccctgttgct gtttgaagat gcacattgga tcgatccaac gacaaagact ctgcttgatc
    36241 agcttgtaac ccggatagag gacgcgcgcc tgctgatggt catgagctat cggacaggct
    36301 ttgatccggg ttggccacaa tcacgcaacc tgatgcacgt cgcgcttcaa caactggatt
    36361 tcgcgcaggt caaagagatc gtgaacgatg ttgccaaggg caagaccgtc ccggacgaag
    36421 ttcaccatct gattgccgcc agatccaacg gtgtcccgct gttcgtagaa gaggtgacga
    36481 aggatctgct ggaatccgat cttctgaccg aacgcgccga cgcctatacg atcgaccggt
    36541 ccacgccatc agccactgtg ccgaagacac tgcatgatgc cttgatggct cgtcttgatc
    36601 gactgagctc ggccaaggaa gtggcacaga tcggcgctgt cattggcccg caattctctt
    36661 atccgatgat tgcaagcgtg tcccgttttg atgaacgggc gttgcgttcc ggtctggatt
    36721 tgctggtgga tgccgggatc gtgttcgttt cagactcaga gcccgaggaa acgttcagtt
    36781 atcgtcacgc tctcattcgc gacaccgctt acaacagcct gctgaaacgc gagaggcgaa
    36841 cgctgcatgc gcgtgtggtc caagcactga actctgcctc gttgcacgaa aattctgccg
    36901 gtccggaaat tctggctcat cactacacga tggcagatat gccggacgaa gcgatagaac
    36961 actggtatct ggccgggcaa cgtgccgttg aacgctcggc cgggattgaa gcagccactc
    37021 agctggggcg tgcgttggcg ttgcttgaac agcaggaaga ctcagttgac cgcgaccgca
    37081 tggaaaccaa gatccagacc ttgcgggccg gcgttctgcg ctcgaccgct ggcatcgcgg
    37141 ccgatgaaac gggggcggtg tatgcccgga tccgcgacct gtgcaatcgg ctgggcgaaa
    37201 ccgaacaatt attccctgtg ctcaatggtc tctatgcgta tcatctggtc cgcggcgaat
    37261 acgaccttgc caaggacgtc gcggcgcagt tgctggacct gtccaagctg accgacgaaa
    37321 cgcatcacat aatgattgcc catcgggcca tgggtgccgt cttgttgcat atcgggcagc
    37381 aggacgccgc ctatgcacat ctgcgacaag cgttgcactt gtatgatcct cagcagcaca
    37441 gccgtcttgc ctatgtctac ggcacggatc atgctgccat tacatcctgc ttcctgagca
    37501 tgacggtctg gttgcgcgga gaacccgacc gcgcgctcga gatccagcat caggcgatct
    37561 cggcggcgca gaaactcaat cacgctcata gcctggcaca gacgctgaca tatctgtgta
    37621 tgttgcacct gttgcggcgt gaacctgaac aggtttacga cgttgccgcg cgccttgagg
    37681 aactggcaac caaacacacc ttccccttca tgacactgac ggcgaatgtc tggcggtgtt
    37741 gggcggacgc gcagatcaag ccaggcccgg aaacgatccg agcaatgcgc gacgcgtccg
    37801 aagcctggtg ggccagcggg gccggaaact acaaaccggt gttcctgacg gcccttgccg
    37861 aagcgtcatt gaaggcgaac gacccgaagg cggctcagcg cctgctggat gaagcccgtg
    37921 aacagcaggt tctgaccaat gaagcctggg ctcagcccga gacggatcgg atacaggcgt
    37981 tggtgcgctc catgggcact gccgcagatg atctgttcac ggaggctctg gaaaccgcac
    38041 gcaaacagca ggcaagaatg ttcgaactgc gcacagcggt ggattacgtg caaacctgcg
    38101 accgctttgg ctgcacgccg gcctcgccgc cggatcttgg aaagattctg gctatgatcg
    38161 ttggcggcgc gcagacccgc gatgtcgcgc gggccttgtc tttgctcaat caatcgaaag
    38221 tgtcgtagag tacttacccg gccagttctg cgggcaacac ctttccgttc atcctgtcgc
    38281 cccgcaggac caaaggcgaa atgctgcgct gtttcaactc ggttgcaact cgtcctggta
    38341 tccgaacaac gcaggttgac cacccgtgtg cagcagaaca actttctgac cttttttgat
    38401 gatgccttgt tcaagcagtc caagaagccc cgcaaaggtt ttggcagaat aaacagggtc
    38461 aagaaagatg ccttcggagc gcgccatcag ggtcaacgcc tcgcgggttg ctcgaccgac
    38521 ccgcccatat ccgggtgcca aagcgccgtc ccaggtacag atgtcttcca tgaccaaagc
    38581 agggtcgaaa cccatcatgg tcgccaatcg cctcaggacc ttttgcagac gcgcgtgctg
    38641 ctggttctga tcgcgacgca cgcatatgcc gtagaccggc gcagactgcc cgactaaacg
    38701 caatccggcc aggaacccgc catgggttgc cccgcttcca gacggcacca ctgcggcgtc
    38761 gaaatcgctg atctgagtat gcaactcggc cgcccccgcc acatagccca atgcccccag
    38821 cggagggtga tcgatgccca gatggatcac gtatggtttt cgacccatag caactagatc
    38881 ctcggcacgt tcgtgaagag cgccgtcagc gcccgcctcg tcctcacccc tgggatagcc
    38941 aatatgttcc gcccccagaa gctgtgccag aagaacattt ccggatcgat ggtagtattc
    39001 gcccatattc gtcacgcggt cctccaattg aagaacggat gacattccca gctttgccgc
    39061 cgcaactgcc gcagtgcgca cgaaattgga ttgcacggca cctgtgatca ggatggtgtc
    39121 cgcccgctgc ctcagcgcct cgcccatata aaattccagc tggcgggtct tgtttccgcc
    39181 gaagctgagc ccggtcaggt cgtcgcgctt gatccacagg tccagcccca gttggtcaga
    39241 aagacgctca agccgttcga ccggtgtgac cgatgtcatc aaccttgcgc ggggatagtt
    39301 tgaaagcgct gcgtctatca tggaccaggt gcccttcatt ttcatgcaaa agactcgtgc
    39361 cgatggatgg cactgctgat caggatagtg aggttttgga aagcgtggaa gacagccggt
    39421 cacgcgcaaa agcgtccgac tggagccccc gttgaagcgg gccagtttcg gatcacgggt
    39481 tttccgtgaa tttgcaacgt caaagtgtcc ggtcgacggt gatcaatcac ctctcgctgg
    39541 tgtcgctttc ggcgtagttg cgcaaatcgt ccatgtcggc gatatccgcg tggttcctgt
    39601 tgatcttgac gccaacgggt ttcaaccgcg aaaacgcgcg gctcaggctt tcgggcttca
    39661 tccccagacg tccggcgatc agcatcttgt cgtaaggcag ttccacctcg cagtgaccgg
    39721 actcgcgatc gcacaggttc aacagaaact ctgcaacgcg ttgcgccccg gtttgcgcct
    39781 tcaattgctc cagctgcgcc accagagcat gcagatgcgt gaacgtcgca gccagaattg
    39841 aaacgccgat ttccgggtct tccttcatca gggacagcag caccgggctg ggaatgtgca
    39901 tcacttcaca ggctgagacg gcttcggcgg acacgggata cggcacgttg cgcagcgcaa
    39961 cggcctcacc aaagctttct ccgcgggtga aaacgctcac caccgcttcc gccccggtcg
    40021 gagagatacg gaacagcttg acccaacccg ccagcacgac gtgcacggcc ttggcttctt
    40081 cctcttgcag aaagatcgtc tcgccacggt catattgccg ccaaatcgct tgccgcagca
    40141 atgtatccac atgctgatcc ggcaagctgc gcagaagcag agactgccgc gcaatcgcct
    40201 tttgtgcctc gtgtgacatg aaggcactcc cttcttcatc cagtccgggc gatggcccgg
    40261 gatatcatcc ccaatgccct gctatgccaa agccggcgtg gcagtgccag cctttttctt
    40321 gaagatcaac ttgacaattg tcatgtcaca gagcccgtcg ctgtcctagg tttggttcac
    40381 agccagttat ccggggagca tgtcagatgg atttcgagcg atttttcagc cagagcctcg
    40441 acgctttgaa agatgaaggg aactatcggg ttttcatcga cttgcagcga cgttgcggag
    40501 ccttcccgaa cgctcgccag accgatggtt cgatccagcg ggatgtgcgt atctggtgct
    40561 cgaatgacta ccttggaatg gggcaacacc ctgcggtcat caacgccatg cacgatgcgc
    40621 tggagcgttg tggcgccggt gcgggcggaa cgcgcaacat ttcgggcacg acgcatgacc
    40681 acgttctgct tgaggcagaa ttggcagatc tccatggcaa agaggccgct ttgctgttca
    40741 cctcgggcta tgtatcaaac tgggccgctc tgggaacgct ggctgcgaag atccccggtc
    40801 tgatcgtttt ctctgatgcg ctgaaccatg cctcgatgat cgaaggcatc cgccactcac
    40861 gggcgcagaa ggtgatatgg aaacataacg accttgcgga tctggaggcc aaactggccg
    40921 ccgccgaccc cgacgcgccc aagatgatcg cctttgaatc cgtctattcc atggatggtg
    40981 atatcgcgcc gatcaaggaa atctgcgacc tggccgagaa atacggcgcg atgacctatc
    41041 tggacgaagt tcacgccgtc ggcctctatg gcccgcgcgg tggtggcatt gccgagcgtg
    41101 agggcctgat ggatcgcctg accgtgatcg aaggcacgct gggcaaggcc ttcggcgtgg
    41161 ttggcggcta catcgcagcc tccgcagcgc tgtgcgattt cgttcgcagt tttgctagcg
    41221 gcttcatctt taccacggcc ctgccgcctt cgatcgcggc cggtgctgcc gcatctatcc
    41281 ggcatctgaa gcagtcaagc gccgagcgtg atctgcaaaa agcccgtgtg gatcaggtgc
    41341 gcgcccgtct ggatgcggaa gggataccgc atctgccgaa ccccagccat atcatcccgg
    41401 tgatggtggg cgacccgctg aagtgcaagt tcatctcgga tacgcttctt gaagaattcg
    41461 gcatctatat ccagccgatc aactatccca ctgtccccaa aggcaccgaa cgtttgcgga
    41521 tcacgccgtc cccggtccac acagatgagg atatcgatca tctggtcggt gctttgtcgg
    41581 cgctctggca gcgttgtcag atcgcgcgga tcccactggc cgctcagtaa tcaaggcccc
    41641 cctttgcttg acttatgccg cctctcgggg cggcattttt ttgcctcaga tcaggtagag
    41701 cgcaaagatc actactgaaa atcccgtcaa caccatggtg aacccacgca gccagctttg
    41761 gctgttctcc aaatccagat agtgtttcag gatcacgcgg gccttgatca gcgccaacaa
    41821 caggataccg ccagcaatga tcgcggtcgg tgccccaatc aaggtcagca gcgcggatcc
    41881 cacgctgagt gccaagagcc caagccacgc ctgggtcaga gagttcggcg acctctgacg
    41941 tgaactgttc gtcaaagatg aaggttgggc catccgacta tcccagcaga tagatcactg
    42001 gaaacagcat gatccagacc aggtccacca tgtgccagaa ctgcgcgccc gcttcgacgt
    42061 tactggggtc gtcgcgccag gacaccagca acagaattcc aaccccggcg aggacatgcg
    42121 cggcatgaaa gccggtcagc atatagtaga acagaaagaa tggatgcgtt tcgtatccta
    42181 tcccctgaga cgccttgtcg gcgtattccg tacccttgat gatcaggaac acgacaccca
    42241 gaagcgcggc aaagatcaac gccaaacggg cccgcaaacg ttgcatgctc cgccgccaat
    42301 gcaacgcctg tgcggccaga tagccggatg tcaccaatac cgccgtgttc aaggccgcac
    42361 ccgtgcgatg cagatgcgac tgcgcctcgg caaagcccgc cggatcggtc agacgtaccc
    42421 ccatgaaggc gatcatcccc gcgccaaaga ccagcagttc cgaaatgatc agaacccaca
    42481 tcaggaactc gcccggcagt tcgttgatca gaggggcatc actcatccgc cgaccaactg
    42541 gcgatagatc tgcggcaggg ccatggtcag gcgatgcgga tctggaatga cggcgaaacc
    42601 gccctgcccg aacatgcgcg gaaaccagct tttgccggtt ttatcgatgg taacgccgaa
    42661 caccgactgt ccggcccggc gcgcctcgcg tatggccatg caggtatctt cgatgccgtg
    42721 gcgcccctcg tagtgatcca ggtcgtttgg ctttccgtcg gtaatgacca gcagcaatcg
    42781 gcgcttgcgg gactggctgg ccagatctgc tgaacagtgt cggattgccg cgcccaacct
    42841 tgtataatgt ccggggcgca gcgacgcgat gcgctgttca actttggttc ccatcggttc
    42901 gtcaaaccgt ttgcaacgct gcacatagac gcgctgacgc ttgagggagc tgaacgcatg
    42961 aatggcgaaa tcgtcaccgc aagcattcag gccccaggcc aaggccgcca gcgcctcgcg
    43021 ttcgatatcg atcacggcgc ggcctgtgac cgcgctttcg gtggatcggc tgacatccag
    43081 aaggatcgac accgccagat cgcgggcctc ggggcgggat tgcatccaga cgcgttccgt
    43141 cccttcacca tttgcgcagc ggtcaacctg cgcccgaact gcggcttcca tatccagctg
    43201 gtccccgtcc agatggcccc gggtcatcac gcgccccggg cgcagtgcct cgaattggcg
    43261 cttgacggca cgaatgcgcc gcgcagtggc cggatccttg ccgaactcgg cagcatcgtc
    43321 gcggatatcg gcatccgaaa gcagaacgtt cacatgatcc ggcaggtatt gacccgtccg
    43381 cacgtcccat tcgggatata gaatacggcc tgacaggcgt tcgcggttga cgtcttcggg
    43441 cgccagatca aggtgaagct tcaacctggt aggcggcgcc tttgagatct gaccaagacc
    43501 gatctcttcc tgatcgtcag ccgccttctt ggcgttgtcg ggatcgtcgt catcgatgcg
    43561 acggttgata ttcagaaact cggcccaact gaggatggct tcgaacttgt gcagaatgaa
    43621 actgtcgctg cgctcggcct gatccgattt gcggcgccgg gcacggtgtg tcttttcgcc
    43681 ggattcctct ggcgggcctt cggtatcggg gttttcaacc tcgttgtgtt ccgagaaccc
    43741 aactgcgcgc aactccggcc acaggggaac cgggcgcaac ggctgatagc cgcgcggggc
    43801 gatcaggtcg tcgtcaagtg ccagaaggtg ctcggcctga tccgacaggg gcttgggatc
    43861 gcccagcata tgacggatca gttcttcgac cgcggcctcg gcaggcggca ggctggggat
    43921 gtcgcgctga tacagcacac ccttgcacag ctcggtatac agcggacgca agcctggcgc
    43981 atcgtccaga gtcgcctcga ccatatgccg ggcggcgatc aaggcacgca ggtcggcacg
    44041 cagaggatct tcttcgtcaa ttcgggttcc ggcatgggcc gcggcggcgg ccaaccagac
    44101 atagagcgcg ccgtttgcct cgcgcgcggg gaatactgcc agacggtcgg gcagacgcaa
    44161 aatctctccg tcgaacgagg cgcgcggcat caattccact tcggttgcaa gtttgcggcg
    44221 ccaactcagg cggtggcgcg aaacctcggg tgagaccggg cgcaattcaa cgcccggact
    44281 acccccaagc ccccgaaaga ggactgccag ccgccccgcg acctcggaaa ggtcgaccgc
    44341 ggctccaaca tgcacctggg gtgcatcgag gcggctggca agggtgtgcc acagtttccc
    44401 gatggtttct tcgggttccc atggctcaaa gtcgatcctg accatcgccg gcctcaccca
    44461 aagacggcgg tgacaagatc gaggagcccg cgtttgatat cctcgtcatc ggtcagaggt
    44521 tcgatcatgg cggcaaggat ggcgcggtcg gtggacatgc cctgcgcgat cagcgtcgca
    44581 gcatagacga ccagccgggt ggacacgcct tcctcgaggt cctgaccctt gagcccgcgc
    44641 agcttgcccg ccaaccgcac cagcggctta cagcgttcca gcggcaggcc gctttcctgc
    44701 gcgaccactt cggcttccat ctgaggcgag ggaaagtcga actccaacga gatgaaccgt
    44761 tggcgggtcg aaggtttcag ggttttcagg atgttctgat agccggggtt gtaggacgcc
    44821 accagcatga aaccgggcgc ggcctcaagc tcttccccgg tgcggtcgat cggcaggatg
    44881 cgccgatcgt cggtcagcgg gtgcagcacc acggtcacgt ccttgcgggc ctcgaccacc
    44941 tcgtcgagat agcagatcgc accttcgcgc accgcgcggg tcagggggcc atcgacccag
    45001 acggtttcgc cgcccttcag cagatagcgc ccgatcaggt cggcggcagc gagatcgtcg
    45061 tggcaggcca ctgtgtaaag cgggcggcca agcttcgcgg ccatatgggc gacaaaccgg
    45121 gtcttgccgc aacccgtcgg gcctttcagc agaaccggca ggtcgttttt gtaagcggcg
    45181 ttgaagacgt cgcactcatc gccctggggc aggtagaagg gggcgtttgc cgccccctct
    45241 ttcaggttca tggagccatc catatccatc actccgcagg ggtttcagcc gcgccgggtt
    45301 cgatgacctc tttgcgggga acccagatcg aatagatgaa cagcagcgcc ccgaggacaa
    45361 cgaccagacc agagccaaga cgcatccagt agaagatcgc gatctggtcc tgtacgtcca
    45421 tgaagtagtc tccgaccacg cgctgcatat gtgtctgcac ggtgccgccg aaggtcaaca
    45481 cgaaggtcat gaagaccatg ccgctggtca tcagccagaa cgagcccatg ttcagaacct
    45541 gattgtaggg atcacggttc ttcaggatcg gcatcgcata gctgaagatc gccaggttga
    45601 ggcagacata ggcgccgtag aaggccaggt gaccgtgggc tgcggtgatc tgcgtgccgt
    45661 gggtgtagta gttaaccccg tgcagcgtgt gcaggaagcc ccagacaccg gcaccgaaga
    45721 aggccagcgt ggcacagccc agcgaccaca gcagcgcggc cttgttgggg tggtcccggc
    45781 ggcccttcca gaccatgacg aaggcaaagg ccatcatcgc gaagaagggg atcacctcga
    45841 ggctcgagaa gatcgaaccg atccactgcc agtatgccgg cgtgccgatc cagtaatagt
    45901 ggtggccggt gccgaggatg cccgagaaca gcgcggcggc gacgatgacg tatagccatt
    45961 tttcgactac ctcacggtca acaccggtca gcttgagcat cagataggcc aggatcgagg
    46021 ccatgatcag ctcccacacg ccttcgaccc acaggtggac gacataccac cagtattgct
    46081 tgtccagcga caggttgccc gggttgtaga aggcgaacag gaacagcagc gccagacccc
    46141 aaaggcccag aagcaggatg ttggtaatgg ctgtcttctt gcctttcaga acggtcatcg
    46201 acacgttgta aaggaagatc aatgcagcca cgacgatacc ggccttgacc catttgggct
    46261 gttccaggaa ctcacgccct tctttgccca gcagccagtt gccttcgaac aggttgaaga
    46321 cataggtgac gaccacgccc aacgtaccga caacaaggat gatcagttgc agataggcca
    46381 gcttgggcga gtggatctcg cgctcggctt cttccgggat caggaagtag gccgcaccga
    46441 aaaagcctag gatcagccag acgatcagag agttggtgtg cagcatccgc acgatgttga
    46501 acggcagaag ctcactcagg aaattgggga atacatagat gaaaccggcc agaaggccgc
    46561 caatcacctg tatcgcgaac aacgccatgg ctaccgcaaa gtaggcatag gcgatttttt
    46621 gggattcgta tttcattgtt tcgttccctt tctcagcctg cctcgttggg cggccagccc
    46681 tgcgcgtcga tattgtccgt ccagatcagg aagttggtca ggtcacggag ttcttcgtcg
    46741 ctgaggttga aattgggcat ctgccgacga ccgggaatgc cggtcggttg tgcttccatc
    46801 cagcccttga gggattcaaa ggctgattcc gggtcgtcca gcacgcccca gcgggtcatc
    46861 acgttgccga cttcgggggc aaagtaggcc ccttcaccca gaatcgaatg acagttcaca
    46921 caggcgtgtt tttcccagac atgtttaccc cgaaccacac tgtcatcgag tttcgcggca
    46981 ttttcagaat tgacgatata ccagtgggaa tgggccgaaa gggccagaaa gatgagaatg
    47041 aagaacagtg acccgccata aaaaatattg cgggccatgc tctttgtcat gacgtctcgc
    47101 attgcgctct cctttgcgca gattagctag tgtcagcaac atgacgggcg ggacgcggta
    47161 gtgccttaac gaaagtcaag acctgtcacg agatcaaccg gacggttcag aattgaacga
    47221 tttggaccgg ctgatcgtca ggggaagaag agctgccagt caatttgcga acagcatttc
    47281 cgtattgagt gttctctcca ttgaatggcc attgaattga cgcaagtatt tgccaagcag
    47341 tatggaagga aggaaagtca gcgcactttc cttgctgtgt caagatttcc ggtgcctcgg
    47401 tagcgccaat ggttaaaagg taagaatatg gcaaactatt cctatattgg ttacgccccc
    47461 ggggtcatta cggtcgattt caacttcggc cccgatttca ttacgcttga ccccaattac
    47521 gaccccgcaa cagaccgtcg tgtatttgat gtaaccgatg cagctggcgg aacgatcctg
    47581 aacggggcga accctctgcc cgataccggc actgtgttca atggtgaccg attcaacaac
    47641 gaaaacggtg acgacgccac gcaaacaggt gtggtgacca acctggacgg atcgaccact
    47701 tttgccaacg gagacatcta ccttgaagaa tcctattccc tgaccaatcc atcgggcgga
    47761 acgatcgatg tgtttcgggt cgaagtcgag ggcacattgg ttggctacat cacgtccgag
    47821 cccctggttc cgggcctgac ctatacgttc caggtttcga acgttacccc gaccaacgcc
    47881 cctgacacga cggacccaac cacgattgtc gatgtacctt gctttgttgc cggaacacgg
    47941 atcatgaccc caaccggtcc aactccgatc gaggatctga aagttggcga tgtcgttttg
    48001 accgcggaca atgggccgca acacatacgc tggattggca cgcgacatct ggaccaagcg
    48061 gcgcttcgcg cccgtcccag gctgaagccc atccggatcg aggccggttc actgggcgat
    48121 cagttgcccg agcgtgatct gttcgtgtca ccgcaacacc gcatgctggt ccggtcgccg
    48181 attgcggtca gaatgttcga cgccgaagaa gttcttgttc ctgctcacat tcttgtcggc
    48241 gtgcccggca tttcattcgc tgatgacacc cgtgcggtga cctatgtcca tcttttgttc
    48301 gaccgtcacg aaatcatcta tgcggaaggc gcaccctccg aaagcctgct taccggcgcg
    48361 caggccttgt ccagtgttca cccggacgca cgggcggaaa ttcttgaatt gttccctgaa
    48421 ttggatcagt gcaattacgt tccgctggcc gcacgacgga taccggaaaa agggaaacgc
    48481 gctcgtgcct tggtccatcg tcatatcaag aacgcgcggc cgctgatcgc tgaacgataa
    48541 gcgccgcccg aacagacttc aggactgttg cacggcgcgg gggccggtca gggcaggcca
    48601 catggcaaac agatacagcc ccattgccgc gatccaaaat ccatccgcag tcagcatcgc
    48661 cgctatgtac cctcccgcca tgtcggatcc cagccaacgc acaagcgctg caaccgccat
    48721 caagccatag gcaatcgcca tgggctttgg cgcgacaagg gggcgaccgc tgtggcctaa
    48781 ggcggcgcgg ctcattacgg caagggtcat gccgccaacg caaccaatac ccagaacgtg
    48841 gagcgcgccg atctcatttc ccattccaat ggcagccatc ccccagagaa ccagacccag
    48901 ggccagcatc ccgaggccca gatgcagggc gatcaggatc ggttgacgca aagcccagcc
    48961 tgttctccaa cgcgccatgc gtagcagttg aacaaagccc atcaccaaag caacagctcc
    49021 cgcaacaggc ccgacatcaa gtgcaagcac aagcaggggc agcagcagcg ccagaatcat
    49081 cgtcgccctg tccagccagg ccacggttac cggccacgat gcttcgggtt gacccgctct
    49141 tttcatggca ttgcgagtaa aagcgggcgt aatccggccg cccaggatcg cgatcatcga
    49201 acacaatgtc aaaagcccgg cccggatgcc ggtgttcaac gtatccaccg tgacccccat
    49261 ccattccaaa tggaccatta cattcgaggc cagcatcaga accagaagat acagaaacac
    49321 catattctgg ggcttgggtc gacgaaccag ttgactggca atcttcagcg ccagaatggg
    49381 gacaaagctc aggtccacaa cagcgacgaa caagggtggc aacactccgg aaaaccagac
    49441 cgccagacgc ccggccatcc agatcaatgc gacaagcgtg ataaaacggg cccgcgcctc
    49501 gggcgcaccg gtccagttcg gcacggcggt cagaaaaaat ccccccaagg cggccgttgc
    49561 atatccaaaa atcatctcat gcgcatgcca catcaccggg ggcatcgcat agctttggtc
    49621 catatagggc atcagtccgt cgagcgacgc caaccatacg ccccacgcga cccctgcaaa
    49681 cataccgtaa agacccgccg aaagaaaaaa gacccggaac ccttcactga aaacacgcgc
    49741 gattacagct gtcatgcctg ctctccatag ctttttccgc cgttgaacaa tgtgtattgc
    49801 ccacaagacc cggcgccctt aaccaaaatc aagaccgggc ttaaacatgt gtgaaaaaca
    49861 caagttttat tgggggtttt gatccgtgtt ttctgtccaa agtgcctggt ctgcgccctt
    49921 cccgttgact ttggtcaagg atgacatcca cgtgatgttt cactctcgac accgcctcac
    49981 cacgcatatg gagagtgatc atgtcacttg gaatcagcta caacaaaccc ggccgcgcct
    50041 tcggggtcgg attggcaatg ttgttgggca gcgtcgctgc tccgactttc gccgaagagc
    50101 caactttgag cgaagaagcc tttgaatcgt ctaaacagct ctatttcgaa caatgcgcag
    50161 gctgccacgg cgtcttgcgc aaaggtgcca cgggtaaaaa cctggaaccg cattggaaaa
    50221 agaccgccgc cgacggcaca gtaacagaag gcggcaccct ccaactgggg caggaacgtc
    50281 ttgaaaagat tatcgcctgg ggtaccgaag gcggcatgaa caacttctcg gacatcatga
    50341 ccgagcagga aatcaaggat atggcgacct acatcatgat ggagccgcca aaaccacctg
    50401 aaatgtcgct ggaacagatg atggcgacgc gtaaggtcta tgtcgaagaa gaggactatc
    50461 cgaccgagcc gctgcacggc cgcaactggg aaaacttctt tgtcgtcatc gaacgtgacg
    50521 tcggcaaggt ggccgtgatc gacggcgaca ccaaagaagt gctgacgcac atccccaccg
    50581 gctatgcagt gcacgttctg aaagcatccg agcaccactc gctggaagag cctgaacagc
    50641 ctggccggtt ctggtacacc atgggtcgcg acggcaagat gaccaagatc gacctttggc
    50701 agacgccgga caagatgttg gtatccgaag tcaagattgc atatgacgcc cgtgacgtcg
    50761 ccgtttccgg cgatggtaaa tacgtcatcg gtggtggcta ctggccgccg cactttgcaa
    50821 tcgttgatgc ccagaccatg gaaccggtca aggtcgtatc gacccgcggc gtgaacgttg
    50881 acggcgagta tgtggaagaa gcccgggtgg ctgccatcta caccactccg aacgaaccca
    50941 cctggatcgt tgcagtgaaa gaactgggac agctgtggca ggtcgattat accgatctgg
    51001 acaacctgcg gatcgacaag atcgacagcg ccaagttcct gcatgacggg ttctttgacc
    51061 cgacaggccg ttacttccag atcgctgcaa acgcgtcgaa caagatggtg gttgtcgata
    51121 ccgaaaccca caagcttgag gcgatgatcg acacagccgc gctgccgcac cctggtccgg
    51181 gcgccaactg ggtcgacccg aactgtggcc ctgtcgctgg tacaacccac cttggcgttg
    51241 gcaccgtgac tgtctggggg aacgatccgg aaaaccgtcc ggatgatgcc tggaagatct
    51301 gctacgaagt ggaaaccgac ggccccggcc tgtttgtccg cacccacccg aattcggact
    51361 acatctgggc tgaccagacc aagcacccgg agcctgagat tcagcaatct gtgcaggtca
    51421 tctcgaaaga gaccggtgag atcgtgaaaa ccatccagat caccgaagac gaaggcagcg
    51481 ccgctgttca cttcgaattc aacgcggatg gcaccgaggt ctgggtctct aagtggaacc
    51541 tgtcggactc gaaggaaccc aacggtcaga tcgtgatctt cgacgcgaag acgctggaag
    51601 aaatcggtcg gattgagggg ctttacgccc cgaccggcaa gttcaacgtc tacaaccggt
    51661 cgaaccacgt cacctgacga ggtcaggacg actacaggaa agggcgggcc cctcgcccgc
    51721 cctttccttg tttgagtcat cagccaaact caccggcctg ccaccaaggg ccagacaata
    51781 cagccaaaac ggagcccgga tatgacctcc gaaccggaaa agaaaaaacc gatctggcgc
    51841 cggtatttcc tatggggaat gcctgtggcc ggtatcgccg gggcctttgc cgccggcatc
    51901 atcttctggg gcgggttcaa caccgcaatg gaagccacaa acaccaagga attctgtatc
    51961 tcatgtcacg agatgcgaga ttttgtttac gaagaataca ccggcacgat ccatgacgtg
    52021 aaccggtcgg gcgtgggggc tgtctgttcc gactgccacg tgcccaaaga ctggacccat
    52081 aagatgatcc gtaagatcaa ggcgtccaaa gagctgtatg gcaagatggt cggtaccatc
    52141 aacacccgtg aaaagttcga ggccaaacgt gtacatctgg ccatgaacga atgggagcgg
    52201 atgaaggcca cagactcgcg cgaatgccgc aactgtcacg atttcgaatc gatgatgccc
    52261 gaattccaga aaccacgcgc ccgtcagcag cacctcaatg cgatgactgt cggacagacc
    52321 tgtatcgact gccacaaggg gattgcacac tcggatgcac gcgaacgggc ggacgaagag
    52381 tatctggaaa agcttgaagc accgaacccg gacttcatcc ggcccatccc tccggaatat
    52441 ctggccagtc tcgaaaagat cgaagccaaa gaggccgctg aagcagaagc agaaaaagcc
    52501 gccaaaaagg ctcagcaaga ggccgttcaa gcccagatcg cagcggctgt tgacgctgct
    52561 ttagacgaag aacgcgcaaa aacctccggt gaagacgccg cggcgccctc tggcggcgca
    52621 agcgacgttg ggtccaacat cgactggaac gcagtggccg cggcggatct gaaactcttc
    52681 taccctggtc aggcctcgtt tgaatgggtc cagaatggca agttccatgg tggcgcgcgc
    52741 cccctgacca aaggcgggga tcagtgcacc acctgtcacg ccaaggaact ggacaccatc
    52801 ggcaacaaga tcgttgcggg tggagatctt gagccaaccc cgattccggg caaacgcggt
    52861 gtcatcgatg caaccgttca ggcggcgcat gacgacgaaa acctgtacat tcgcctgcaa
    52921 tggccggacg cgggtcacaa ccctgccccg ttcgtcgatg gcggcaagat ggacccggac
    52981 aaccagataa aggttgccat gatgattacc ggcactggta tcgagcttgg cgatcaggtg
    53041 ggatgctggg cttcgtgcca cgccgacaac acctatatgc cttttgcgcc cgaagtggat
    53101 gcgatcgcct ccaatgcgga tgttgccggt cgcctcaatg ccacggacac cgttaccaag
    53161 tacatcagcg aaagccgcac ggatgttgag atcaaaggtc gccgcggcaa gaccctgggg
    53221 ggctgggaca agctgaaggc cgaggaacag atcgagcagt atctggccga cggcacctat
    53281 cttgacctga tgcgtgtcta cgccgacgga agcgccacca atggctatct gttggagcag
    53341 cgcgtggtca atgatggtga aatcgccgca tcggccgaac tgtccggtgg catgtggacc
    53401 gtggtgttta cacgccccct gaattcgggc gcgcccggtg atgtgccatt ggaggcgggc
    53461 aaaacctata ccgttggctt tgccatccac gacgatttta ccgccgcacg gttccaccac
    53521 gtgacgctga ataccagcct ggcgctggat gatgacagcg cgttcatcaa cgtagtcaaa
    53581 caatgacgga tcggggccgg gtaatccggc cccggccact tttggaaagg agacatggac
    53641 catgaaaccc cttcgccttc ttcccgcgct gctgcttctg gccgcgcccg cctgggcgga
    53701 cgaaaccgcc gaaatctgtg ccgaggccga agagcgctat gtcgagttgt tcggtcagcc
    53761 ttcgtcggcc gtcgaagacg ccgaagtggt gctgatgtac aaatacaatt tttgcccatc
    53821 cgaattgacg gtgaaggcag gcacaactgt ccgatgggtg aatgtcgaca aacgcaccag
    53881 ccattccgtt ctgttgaagg atggcagcca acctgaaagt gatcggctgt tccccgagga
    53941 atcggttgaa ctgacctttc tcacgcccgg cccacaggac tatctgtgcg gcccgcattg
    54001 ggagacacag aacatgatcg gaatgatcac cgtcgaaccc tgaaacaagg cacaatacag
    54061 gcaagatgaa ggagcgcggg cgcaaatccc gcgctcctta acttatgtca aggaggttgg
    54121 ttttcgattg ggccaatctt cccccatgac acgcccggtc cacccagcaa cgtcttgcaa
    54181 acgcaacgga tctgcatggg atcccgggtc tcgaagactt tcagaccaag cgagtttgca
    54241 catgagcggt aaggtttttc tgattggcgc aggccccggc gaccccgagc taatgaccct
    54301 gcgcgcactg cggatgctgc aagaagcgga cgtcgtggtt tatgaccggc tggtgtccgc
    54361 cgacattctg aacttgcacg cggaaggcgc ccggctgatc cctgtcggca aggcccccaa
    54421 atgccacacc gttccgcagg accgcatcaa cgaaatactg cttgaagaag ccagcgcagg
    54481 tcacacggtt gcccggctga aaggcggcga ccccatgatc tttggtcgcg gctcggaaga
    54541 ggctgcctat ctgatggccc gcggtgtcgc tgtccaatac gcaccgggca tcacggcagc
    54601 ccagggggcg tcttgttcga cgggtgtgcc gctgacccat cgcgggctgg cgacctcggt
    54661 tcaatatgtc accggacatc ggcaggccga caaagtactg gatctggact ggaaacgtct
    54721 tgccgatccg gactcgacac tggtggtcta catgggcgtc gccaatatcg gtcagatcgc
    54781 catggggttg atgaccgaaa acctgccggg ctcgacgccg gttctggcgg tgggcaaggc
    54841 cacgacacct gatgagcgtc gtcttgtgtc acggcttgac cagctggcca cggatgttcg
    54901 cgcggccgac ctgaaggcgc cgacgctgtt tatcattggc aaggtggttt cgctttatgc
    54961 cgaacggcct gtggccgagc ttctggaaca ggcccatggc taagctggga agacgagatc
    55021 aggggattgt ccaaacatgc accgacagat cgccggggcg ctcggggtgg gcggcgcgaa
    55081 cctgtctgac cattgccgtt ctggccgcga cctctgcttt cgcggcggat gtcatcgatc
    55141 ccgataccct gaaaagactt gtgcatcagg attgcggttc ctgtcacggc ctgtccctga
    55201 aaggcggtct tggtcccgat ctgcgcagtg agacacttga acattacgac gcggatgttt
    55261 tgaccagcgt catccttgac ggcatccccg acaccgcgat gcccccatgg cggcccctga
    55321 tcagtgaaga agaggccgaa tggatcgccc gttacctgct ggaacaggag gcacaatgaa
    55381 acatttcatt cttggccttg cagccacatt gatgatcacc acagcgcagg ctgaaccgac
    55441 cgcgacaggc gaccttggtc tggtcatcga acgcgccaag ggctcggtgc ttcttgtgga
    55501 tcaatccgac cgtgcagctc tggcccggat cgagggattg ggtgatctgt cgcatgcgtc
    55561 tttggtctat tcgcctgatg aacggtttgc ctatgtgttt ggccgcgacg gcgggctgac
    55621 caagatcgac atcgtgaccc gccatatcgt gaaccgcgtc gtgcaggccg gcaacgccat
    55681 cggcggggcg atttcggacg atggcaagct tgtggccgtg tcgaattacg aacccggcgg
    55741 cgtgcgtgtg tttaatgcgg acacgcttga gatggtcgct gacatcccga ccgacagcaa
    55801 aaccatcggc ctggtcgatg cgccgggtcg gcggttcgtt ttcacgatgt gggacactgg
    55861 ggaaacctgg attgccgatt tcgcaaaagg cacaccagag atcaccaaga tcccagacat
    55921 gggcaagaac ccctatgacg cgctgatcac tgccaatggc cgcacctata tcaccggtct
    55981 gtttggcgag gacggcctga ccgcgctgga tctgtgggcc gaaacacccg aaccgatccg
    56041 ggttcttccc gattacgggc gtggtcagga agaaatgccg gtctacaaga tgcctcatct
    56101 ggaaggctgg gcgctgacgg gccgagagtt cgttttgccc gctgtcggcc atcacgaggt
    56161 tctgtggatc gacgccgaca ctctgaccga aacgggacgg accaaaaccc acgggcaacc
    56221 ggtctttgcc atggcccgcc ccgatggacg gcaggtctgg gtgaatttcg cccacccgct
    56281 gaatgacact attcaggtga tcgacagtgt cagcaaacag atcatccacg aattcaagcc
    56341 cggccccgca gtcttgcaca tggagttcac gccgcgcggg catgaagtct ggatcagcgt
    56401 gcgcgacgcc aacaaggtca tggtctacga cacgcacagt tttgaaaaac tgcgcgagat
    56461 cgacgccgac agcccgtctg gcatcttctt caccgcccgt gcgcacagaa cggggctgta
    56521 aacgatgcga catatcacgg acccgatcga ccgtcgcctg ctggacgaat ttcagcgcga
    56581 cttcccgatc accgagagac cgttccagat gctgggtaac gcactcgggc tggacgaagc
    56641 agaagtcatt catcgcttgt cccggatgcg cgccacgggc cgtattacac gggttggcgc
    56701 caccatcaca cccggcgcgg tgacggccag cacgctggct gccgtggcgg ctccggaaga
    56761 tcggttggag gaggttgccg ccctgatcga tgccgaaccc ggcgtgaatc acaattatca
    56821 acgcgaagac gcgtggaacc tgtggtttgt tgcgaccgga ccggaccgca cgcatgtcaa
    56881 cgatactctg gcgcggatca gtcgatccac cggattgcag gtgctggacc tgcggctggt
    56941 acgccctttc aacgtggatc ttggttttcg catgactggc ggagtcaaaa acgtacctac
    57001 ggcgcgaaag gtcgatgcat ccgtcatgcg cgagggcgat cgctgcctgc tacagtctct
    57061 gagttccggg ctgtctttgg tctcagaacc ctatgccgct ctggctcgtt cgctgaaacg
    57121 ggatgtgacc gacgtgatgg agcgggtcga agccctgcat gccgccggaa taatctcgcg
    57181 actcggcgtc attgtgcgtc accgggcgct tggctggtcg gccaatgcga tggtggtctg
    57241 ggacctgccg gcagaacaga ttgaaaccgc cggtccggct ttggccgcct tcccgggggt
    57301 gaccctgtgt tatgagcgta atccggttcc cgatgtctgg ccatatcgcc tgtattccat
    57361 gatccacgcc cgtacacgca atgaggcttt ggatgttctg gcgggtgcga ttgcattgcc
    57421 cgaattggcc ggcgcacgga acaaggtcct gttctcaacc cgctgtttca aacagaccgg
    57481 cgcgctgatt caggcaaagg aggtcgccgc atgacgctgg accaaacgga tcgagcgatc
    57541 ctgaatcgta tgcaagagga tctgccgctt acttcgcgcc cttacgcaac cgtcgccaca
    57601 gagcttggcc tgtccgaggc ggaattgctg tcgcgtctga gccgcatgaa aaatgaccgc
    57661 gtcatcacgc ggttcggtcc gtttttcgac gccgcggcca tgggtggggc tttctgcctt
    57721 tgcgcaatgg ccgttccaga cgaagaattc gaaaccgtcc tgaccaaagt caatgcacat
    57781 cccgaggtgg cacataatta tgaacgcacg catcggctga acatgtggtt cgtgctggcc
    57841 accgaaacgc ccgaggggat cgaggccacc gccgatgcca tcgaacggga aacggggatc
    57901 cgtgttctcc gtttccccaa acttcaggaa tttttcatcg gcttccgggt ggcggcatga
    57961 tcgacgcaac agacagacag attatcgagt cgctccaggg tggactgccc ttggtggtcg
    58021 cgccctatgc gcaggtcgct gccgatctgg gcctgagcga ggccaccctg ctggaccggc
    58081 tggccgcgct gaaggcgcgc ggggtgatcc gacggatcgc ggcagccccc aaccattaca
    58141 agctgggcat gacgtcgaac ggcatgaccg tctgggacgt gcaggatgac ctgatcaccg
    58201 aactgggcgc tcatatcggg gcactgcctt tcgtcaccca ttgctatgaa cggccccgcg
    58261 ccctgcccga ctggccctac aacctgttcg ccatggtcca cggcagctcg cgcgatgagg
    58321 tcgaagacaa acgcgggcag attgccgcga ttctgggatc ggcctgctgc ggcagcgaca
    58381 tcctctattc cacgcgcatc ctgaaaaaga ccgggctgcg cctgaaacag aaaggctgaa
    58441 acatgttccg cctgaccgaa tacatgcatc agctggtcaa gccgactccg gtgcgcaaac
    58501 ggcgccccgg tccggtaaag ccggttgtga tctggaacct gacgcggcgc tgcaacctga
    58561 ggtgccgcca ttgctacacc gtctcggcgg atgtcgcgtt cccaggtgag ctcagccatg
    58621 agcaagccat ggtaaccctt gaggatctgg gccagtttcg cgtcccggcc ctgatcctct
    58681 cgggtgggga accgctggac cggttcgatt tcttcgacat cgcaaaacgc gcccgtgatc
    58741 tggtgccaat gctggccttg tcgaccaacg ggacccggat ttacgacgaa accgccgata
    58801 tgatcgcgga tgtgggcttc aactatgtcg gcatttcgct ggacgggatc ggagcgacga
    58861 atgactggtt tcgcggcgtc gagggcgctt ttgcggacgc cctgcgcggc gtgcgagagt
    58921 gtaaaaagcg cggcatcaag gttggcctgc ggttctgcct gaccgaaggc acgcaacatc
    58981 acttgcctga cttgctgagc ctttgtgatg atgaaggtgt cgacaaattc tacctgtcgc
    59041 atcttgtcta tgcggggcgc ggcgacaaga accggggcga agatgccgcg catcagcgca
    59101 cgcgcaaagg cctggatctg ttgctggaac gcgcctggga agccgcatcg ggcggccgtc
    59161 cgctggatat cgtgaccggg aacaacgacg ctgatgccgg atatttcctg aactggattc
    59221 gcacgcattt cgacgccgaa aaggctgcac atgtgcgcgc gcacctggct gcgtggggtg
    59281 gaaactcaag tggcttgggc gttgccaata tcgacaatct cggccgggtc catccggaca
    59341 cttactggtc tgactacacg gtgggcaacg taaagaccaa atcgttttcc gaactctgga
    59401 ccggcgatga tccgatgctt gccatgctcc gcacccgccc acgcccgctg aaggggcgct
    59461 gcggagcctg cgaactcaag gacgtgtgcg gcggcaatac ccgcatccgc gccctgcaat
    59521 tgaccggtga tccgtgggcc gaggatccgg cctgttacct gtccaaccag gaaatcggtg
    59581 tggatgacgc aggggaacgc cttcaggtca caccgtttcg ggggaaaagc catgatccgg
    59641 cgcatcagtt cttttaagac actcacattc ggtacgttgt gctcggtgtt gctggcgggc
    59701 accgcctggg cggatgccca atcggattac gctgaacatt gcgcctcatg ccacggcgag
    59761 aaccgtctgg gcggggttgg ccccgcgctg atccctgaaa cgctcaaacg catgcggggt
    59821 ccccgggtcg ctgcggtaat cgcggaaggg cgcgcggcga cacaaatgcc ggccttctcg
    59881 cacgagctgg atgctctgca aatcgaagag ctggccggtt ggttgaaatc gccgttggaa
    59941 tccgaccccg aatggggcga ggcccagata ttggccagcc ggacgctgga cgaggaatat
    60001 gtgccggtgg atgcgcccgt ctgggacagc gacccgatga acatcacctt ggttgtggaa
    60061 accggcgatc accatgtcag cgttctggac ggcgacacgt tcgaggtttt ggaccggttc
    60121 gaaaccccct tcgccgtgca tggcggcccc aagttcagcc cggatgggcg gtatgtcttc
    60181 atcatgtcgc gcgatggctg ggtccagaag tacgacattt gggcgctgaa acaggtgggc
    60241 cgcgtgcgtg ccggcctgaa cagccgcaac atcgccatgt cgggcgatgg caaatgggtg
    60301 gccgtggcga actacctgcc caacagcctg acggtgttgt ccaccgaaga cctttccgtc
    60361 gcaaaggtca tcgaggtcaa aagcaagaag ggcctgccca gccgcgtctc tgcggtctac
    60421 caggcccctc cgcgggaaag ctttgttctg gcgctgaagg atgtgcccga gatttgggaa
    60481 gtgttctacg gcgccaatcc cccgcaatcc gggcttggtc atgatttccg catcgaaggc
    60541 cagttcaaga accctgatcc attccctgtg cgcaagatca ccacagctga ttatctggac
    60601 gacttctttt tcgaccagag ttatgaatat gtcatggggg cgtcccgcga tggcaagggc
    60661 gggcaagtga ttgatctggt gatcgggcac aaggtggccg atctggattt gcccggaatg
    60721 ccgcatctgg gctcggggat cacatggaaa cacggcgata cgaccgtgat ggccacgccg
    60781 cacctgacag acggcgccgt gtcggtgatc gacatggaaa gctgggaaac cgtcaaacgg
    60841 atcaagaccg aagggcccgg gttcttcatg cgcagccatg agaattcgcc ttatgtctgg
    60901 gccgatgttt tctttggccc caacaaggac gcgatgcacg tcatcgacaa gcaaagcctt
    60961 gaaatcgtaa agaccctgcg ccctgcaccg ggcaagaccg tggcccatgt cgagttcacc
    61021 agagatggca gccacgcgct ggtttcaatc tgggaagatg acggcgcggt gatcgtctat
    61081 gacgcgcaga cgctggagga aatccgccgc ctgccgatgc gcaaaccttc ggggaaatac
    61141 aatgtctgga acaagatcac cttctcggaa ggaaccagcc actgagggga aatggccagt
    61201 ttggaaactg gccattctgc tgtatccggc cacggcgttg accgtggcca tcaacctgtt
    61261 tttgctcggg cttatcctgc acagcgtcgg gttcggcgca atcgaaccgg tgcctgcaat
    61321 cctctggtcg attccactgg gtattcctgc ggcatggctg gccggtcggt ggctgcgtgg
    61381 attgatggat gaggccgacg ggtaggtgca aattttcagg cacctgacct aagtcaagtt
    61441 tctgcctgaa agaatcccct aagtttcaga aaagaacgcc gagctggatt ctcaatgcct
    61501 accgtccgcc ccccgcatag cctgtttgat cgcgtgtccc gcgcggtgtg cggtttggtg
    61561 ggtattttcc tgttgctttt gcagatgctt ggcccggtgc tggcgagtcc cggggacagc
    61621 atgtggatcg agatctgctc ggaggcaggg gcggtctggg ttgaagtgga ccttgaggaa
    61681 ggcactgatg acccgaccgc gccttgcccg aaatgcgccg attgcgcgct gtgcgcggtg
    61741 acaacggcag ccccgctgcc ggatctgccg ctgctgatgc aatccgaaaa tgtacggaca
    61801 gtacccgctg caatcgggga tctgtgcatt ttgtacaact caaggcgact gtggcccgaa
    61861 acccgaggcc ccccgttcgc gacccaagaa gaatctgaac gcgccctgcg cgcgtccgtg
    61921 gcgtccaccc tagcaaccgg aggtgcgccg tggtcgtaag tcgcgcaatc catttcctgc
    61981 tggctttcac tctgtcctgc ctgatggcga tcagcgccca tgccgacagc ctggccagtt
    62041 tcctgcccga catcgaacct gccgatctgg cccccggcgc cgatgccttt ggcccggtgc
    62101 gcgatgacgt caaggtcgcc cccgtcctga agggcggcga gatcattgcc tgggcattcc
    62161 tgacctcgga ctttgttggc acgacgggtt attccggcaa accgatccac gtcgttgccg
    62221 ccatcgacaa cgacgcggtg ttgaccggag tgcaactggt caagcactcg gaacccatcg
    62281 tgctgatcgg catccccaat tcccgcatgg ttgaattgac cgaaggctat gcgggccttg
    62341 accttaaggt tgaagccgaa accgggggtg aggggcacga cctcgacatc atctcgggcg
    62401 cgacggtcac gatcatggtg atcgacgaca gccttgtgcg tggcggtatc aaggtggcgc
    62461 gtgcattggg tctgggcggc ctgtcaccgt tgcaggccga cgggccaaag cgcgaagtcg
    62521 atatggcgca gaatgcggtc catgactggt caaccctttc gggcgacggc tcgatccgtc
    62581 ggctgacgct ggatgtcggg caggtcaatg ccgccttcga ggccaccgga gaccagcgcg
    62641 cgatcaagcg gcccgaaccg ggtgaaccgg atgacacgtt catcgacatg catatggcgc
    62701 ttgtctcggt tccgtcgatc ggcaagtcac tgctgggcga cgccgagtac cagaaccttg
    62761 tgaactggtt ggacgagggc gaacaggcca ttctggtgct ggggcgcggt gcctacagtt
    62821 tcaaggggtc aggctatgta cgcggcggaa ttttcgatcg gatccagttg atccagggcg
    62881 acatctcggt ccggttcttc gacaaacagc aagtacgcct tggcaaggtt gcagccccgg
    62941 atgcgcccag tttcacagag ctggacatct tcaagatccc cgccgatgcc gagttcgacc
    63001 cgaccgagcc gttccgcctg caactgctgg tacagcgtgc cgtgggtgcc gttgagaaaa
    63061 cctttctgac attcgatctg ggttacaaac tgcccgaccg ttacctgctg cccgtcgcag
    63121 cctctaaggt tgtcgaggat gcgaccggcg aagccgccgc caaggctgcc ctgtggcagc
    63181 gcatctggaa ggatcgcact gttgaaatcg ccgttctcgg cgtcatgctg ctggtcctga
    63241 ccgcgacgtt cttcttccag ttccacgcga cgatgaatgc gcgggtcttc tactggttcc
    63301 gcatcggtta cctgacaatg accctgttct tcatcggctg gtacgccaac gcgcagctga
    63361 gcgtggtgaa cctgatggca ctggcaggca gcctgcgcac aggattctcg tgggatgcgt
    63421 tcctgctgga cccgctggtg ttcattcaat ggttcgccgt cgccgccgcg ctgttgttct
    63481 ggggtcgcgg ggcctattgc ggatggctgt gtccgttcgg cgcgttgcag gaattgacca
    63541 acaagatcgc gcgggcgttc aaagtgccgc aatggacttt gccctggggt ctgaacgaac
    63601 gcttgtggcc cgcgaaatac atgatctttc tgggtctttt tggcctgagt ttcgtatcga
    63661 tcccgctggc cgagaaatat gccgaggtcg agccgttcaa aacggcgatc attctgaaat
    63721 tcatgcgcga ttggcctttc gtggtctttg cgctggccct gctggggatc gggctgttta
    63781 ttgaacggtt ctattgccgc tatctctgcc cgctgggcgg cgcactggcg atccctgccc
    63841 gaattcgcat gttcgactgg ctgcgccgct acaaggattg cggcacgccc tgtcagacct
    63901 gcgccaatga atgccccgtt caggcgatcc accccaccgg tgagataaat ccgaacgagt
    63961 gcgtcacctg cctgcattgt caggtgctct accagtccga ggacaaatgt cctgtcgtta
    64021 tccgccagct gaaacggcgg gccaagacag ggtcggtcca gatgaagacc ccactcggac
    64081 aaccaccggc gaaccatccg aacgccaaac cgcaatccgt ttcctaaaag gaggaacgaa
    64141 catgtcggaa catgacaaca aactaaccgt cacacgccgt gggatgctgg gtgcaacagc
    64201 aaccggtgcc gtgctggccg ggaccggtct gggctcgacc ctgatgaccg cgaagcaggc
    64261 gagcgccgcg gccaatgcca atctcgaacc gggcgaactg gacgagtatt acggtttctg
    64321 gtcctcgggt cagaccggcg agctgcgcat tctgggcttc ccatccatgc gcgagctgat
    64381 gcgggtgccg gtgttcaacc gctgctcggc cacgggctgg ggtcagacca acgagtcact
    64441 gaagatcatg accgaagggt tgctgcctga aaccaaggag tttctcgcca agcgcggcat
    64501 gaaaacctat gacaacggcg accttcacca cccgcacatg tcgttcaccg acggcaccta
    64561 tgacggccgc tatctgttca tgaacgacaa ggccaacacc cgcgtcgcgc gtgtccgctg
    64621 tgacgtgatg aaatgcgaca agatcaccga gatcccgaac gccaaggcga tccacggtct
    64681 gcgtccgcag aaattcccgc gcaccggcta tgtctttgcc aatggtgaag atgaaacacc
    64741 gctggtcaac gatggcagcg tgctggacga tccgtcgcaa tacgtgaaca tcttcaccgc
    64801 gctggacggc gataccatgg aagtggcgtg gcaggtgatc gtgtcgggca acctcgacaa
    64861 caccgactgc gactatcagg gcaaatacgc cttctcgacc tcgtacaact cggaaatggg
    64921 aatgaacctg gccgagatga ccgagaacga gctggaccac gtcgtcgtct tcaacatcgc
    64981 cgagatcgaa aaaggtatcg aagccggcga ttatcaggag ttgaaaggcg tcaaggttct
    65041 ggacgggcgc aaagggcaga acaagaaata cacccgttac atcccgatcc cgaactctcc
    65101 gcacggcatc aacaccgcgc cagacggcaa gcacgtctgc atcaacggga agctgtcgcc
    65161 aaccgtctcg atcatggacg tcaccaagct ggacgccctg ttcgaaagcg acgccgaccc
    65221 gcggtcctgc atcgtaggtg aaccgcagtt gggccttggc ccgcttcaca ccgcctatga
    65281 tggtcagggc aacgccttca ccacgctgtt cctggacagc cagatcgtga agtggaacat
    65341 cgacaaggcc atccgcgcct acaatggcga ggacgtggac ccgatcatct cgaaggttga
    65401 cgtgcattat cagccgggtc acaactcgac ttccatgggt gagaccaagg atgccgacgg
    65461 caagtggctg atttcgatga acaagttctc gaaagaccgc ttcctgaacg tgggtcctct
    65521 taaacccgag aacgaacagc tgatcgacat ttcgtcggat gagatgaaag tggtgcacga
    65581 cggcccgacc tttgccgagc cgcacgactc gatcatcgtt cgcagcgaca tcgtgaaccc
    65641 ggtcaacgtc tgggatcgca acgacgttac ctgggaagac gcccgcaaac aggccgaagc
    65701 cgatggtatc gatctggaag aaggtgcgga agaaccgatc cgggacggca acaaggtgcg
    65761 ggtctacatg acctcgcagg cgccgacctt cagccttgag aagttcaccg tcaaacaggg
    65821 cgacgaggtc acggtttaca tcaccaacct ggatgatgtg gacgacgtga cccacggctt
    65881 ctgcctgggc aactacggaa tcgcgatgga agtcgcaccg atggcaaccg cctcggtcac
    65941 cttcaccgcc gaccgtccgg gcgtgcactg gttctattgc cagtggttct gccatgcgct
    66001 gcacatggaa atgcgcggcc ggatgctggt cgaaccgcaa ggagcctgac ccatgcgctg
    66061 gcccctgctc ataccgctcc tgctcggctc gcccctttgg gcggcggact gggatgtgcc
    66121 caaccgggcg ggggccatca atgaaatact ggctcaggcg gcggacggag ataccctccg
    66181 cctgagcccc ggtttttatg ccgagcatct ggttctggac cggcccgtca ccatcgacgg
    66241 gctgggacag gccaccattg acgggcaagg caccggcagc gtcatcaccg taaccggccc
    66301 gggcgtgacc gtgcgcggcc tgacagtgat cggctcgggc tcaagccatg acgggatcga
    66361 cagtggcatc cagctgacca agacggcccg cgcgccggtg atcgaaggca atgtactgct
    66421 gggcaatctt tacggcatcg acattcatgg tgccaaggac agcatcgtgc gtggcaaccg
    66481 gatcgaaggg cgtcaggacc agcggatgaa tgaccgtggc aatggcgttt atgtctggaa
    66541 tgcacccggt gcgcgggttg aggacaatga tatccgctat gggcgcgacg gaatctttgt
    66601 gaactcgtcc aagaagaata cctttaccgg caacctgttc cgcgatctgc gctttgccgt
    66661 gcattacatg tatgccgata attcggtggt cagcgacaat gtctcgatcg gcaacgatct
    66721 gggctatgcg gtgatgttca cgaccaatgt gaaggtcgca gacaacgttt cgatcggtga
    66781 ccgtgaacat ggcgtgatgc tgaactatgc caacaagagt cagatcaccg gtaacgtggt
    66841 gatcggtgcc aaggaaaagt gcaccttcct ttataactcc aacaagaacg aattcaccta
    66901 caactggttc cagggatgcg gcatcggcat ccactttacc gccggtagcg aacgcaaccg
    66961 catcgttggc aattccttca tcgggaaccg gacacaggtg aaatacgtct cgaccaaatg
    67021 ggtcgagtgg tccgaagacg ggcgcggcaa ctactggtcc gattttgccg cctatgacgt
    67081 ggatggcaac ggcatcgccg atgccccgta tcggccaaac gactcgatgg accatgtgct
    67141 gtggacccaa cccgcagcca aattactgct cggctccccc gccgtgcaac tggtgcgctg
    67201 gtcgcaatcc gccttcccgg ccctgttgcc gggcggcgtg atggacagca acccattgat
    67261 gcaagcccct gaacccccag ctatgaaaaa ggtgcctcat gacggataag gccctgtcaa
    67321 tcgaccatgt tctcaaggac cgaggaaaaa cccgcgttct tgacgatatc accctgtctc
    67381 ttgcccccgg ccagcgcgtt gcgctgctgg gccataacgg cgcgggcaag tcgaccctga
    67441 tcaaatccat cctcggcctg acgccgatcc atggcggagc cattcggatc ggagacgcca
    67501 cccccggtag tgctcaggcc cggcgcgaaa cagcgtatct gcccgaagcg gtgtcgtttc
    67561 atcccgcgct aaccgggcgt gagcagttga ccctgtttgc gcagctttca ggcgcaaaag
    67621 ccgatgtgtc cggcctgctg aatcgtgtcg gcctgagtga cgctttggac cgtcggatcg
    67681 gaacctattc caaaggcatg cggcaacgtc tgggactggc gcaggtgttg ctgggccaac
    67741 cgaaagtagc cttgctggat gagccgacga gcggattgga cccgatttct cggcaggacc
    67801 tgtacgccat catcgacgaa ctggctgccc aaggcaccgc cgttctgatt gcctcacacg
    67861 cgctgaccga ggtcgaggcc cgcaccgacc ggatcgccat catgcgcaag ggtcggatgg
    67921 tcgccgacga caccctgaac aatctgtcgg ctctggccgg tctaccgatc cacctgaagg
    67981 tacgcgccag cgccaatcca gatgtgctgg ccgctgaact gggcggcagc cggatcaatg
    68041 gggcatctgt tgaattgctc tgctcacccg aagacaaaat ggaggccctg cgccggatcg
    68101 ccgggttggg cgatgcggtg gcggatgtgg aaatgacccc gcccaagctg gaagacctct
    68161 atcgccacta cgcacaggag gatttgcaat gacccgcttc ctcgccatca cccgcacaga
    68221 aatgctgatc ttgcgccgca accgctggct gctggtcgcc acgctgatca tggtgctgtt
    68281 cgccttggcg ctgacctttg caggcagtgc gccaaccgga acgctgggcg ttgacatgct
    68341 gaccgtttcg gttgcgtcga tgaccacgct gtcggtttac ctcgcgcccc ttctggcgct
    68401 gatgatctcg ttcgacgcca tcgccggaga cgtggaccgg ggcagcctgt cgctgttgct
    68461 gtcttatccg gccggacgcg gagaaatcct gttgggcaag ttcactgccc atctggccgc
    68521 tctcgctttt gccatgacgg tcggtttcgg caccgcgggc gcggtggccg cgttctttgg
    68581 cggggccgga ccggaaagcc tgatggcact ggtgcgcctg atcctcacct cgatcctgtt
    68641 gggcgccgtg tttctggcgc tgggatacct gctgtccgct ttggcaaagg gggccacggc
    68701 ggcggcgggg atgtcggccg ggctctggct ggtttttgtc gtcctctatg atctgggcct
    68761 gttgggggcc gtcgtcatgg acaagggcgg cagcttcacc caatccgtct ttccctgggt
    68821 gatggtcgcc aacccggccg acgcattccg tctgtggaac atcgccgcga cggaaggcgt
    68881 ggccatggca tccggcatga gcggggcggc acaggccttg cccgtctggg ccgcgcctgc
    68941 atcgctgctg atctggccgg tgatcggctt tgccctggcg cggctggcat tccggagggt
    69001 cgagccatga agcgtctcgc cttgatcgcg ctggtcgcgt tggcagcctg caaggaagac
    69061 ctggccgagg cccccgatcc ggtggatctg accccggacg cgctgagcta tttctgccag
    69121 atgaacatcg ccgaacatgg cggccccaag gggcagatcc atctggaagg atatcccgca
    69181 ccgttgtttt ttgcgcaagt gcgcgacatg gtggcatacc tcaaaagccc tgaacgtgat
    69241 gccgacatca cagccgtcta tgtcagcgac atgggtattg cgccaagctg gcggcagccg
    69301 ggtatctcga actggatcgc cgcggatggc gcaacctttg ttgtcggcgc caatgtggca
    69361 ggtggcatgg gtgcgcgcga agtggtgcct tttgccgatc ctgccgatgc acaggcattc
    69421 attgagattt acggcggaac ggcactgggc ctgccggaca ttccggacac cgaagtgctt
    69481 ggccctgtcg atcttgaact gtcgttggag acccccgtat gaccgccttg tcgcgccgcc
    69541 gatttctgat catctcagcc gcttgtgctg cggccacacc acttgcggcc tcggacgcgc
    69601 gctggcacgg gaccgcgctg ggtgccaccg ccagcctgcg ccttgtgggt ctgacggacg
    69661 ccgaagctgc acccatcatg gccgccatgg agaccgagat tgcccggctg gaagacatct
    69721 tcagcctgta tcgtccgcaa tcgcagctca gccggttgaa ccgcgatggt gtgctgacgg
    69781 cgcccgctcc tgaattgttg aaggtgctaa gcctcagcac agcgctgcat caggcatcgg
    69841 gtggcgcatt tgatccaagc attcaacccg tgtgggcggc attggctgcg ggcgcgcgcc
    69901 cggacgatct aattgaagtt caacaggcaa taggctggga aaaggtaatt ttcgacgcct
    69961 cggccattcg ccttccgctg cccggaaaat cggcgctgac gttgaacggt atagcgcagg
    70021 gcgcgatcac cgaccggatc gccgacctgc tgcgtgctta tggtctgcgt gatgttctgg
    70081 tcaatatggg agaggttgcc gccctgggtg cgcctggtga cggtgcgcca tggaaagttg
    70141 gattggcggc gccggaccaa acggttctga agcggattga attgagcgat cgggcagtgg
    70201 cgacatcttc aacgctggcg actcagctcg gccaaggcgt cgggcacatc attaccttgg
    70261 atgggccttc aaaccacgac aggaccgttt cggtttcttc cccgaaagcg gcaattgcgg
    70321 atgggttgtc cactgcgctt tgcgcggcat ccgccgacag agccaaagag atcctagcgt
    70381 tcttccccga cgcccgtatc gaattaaacg tttaatgaag aattacaaat ctcagactga
    70441 acaaaaaaaa tccgaaaaag tatgatatag gtcaattcgt gcgctgctga aggcagctag
    70501 gaagtaagga cgcgaaccta tcaatccaat ttcgagtcgc cagctatgag ccagatgacc
    70561 agcagacgcg cttttctaag cgcgcgtgtc ctgcgggagg acccagatac gatccgtccg
    70621 ccgggggcag tagcaactgg cttcagcgat ctatgcacac gttgcgaaga ctgcgccgcg
    70681 gcttgtcctg aagacatcat cacattcgac gatgccggtt tccccgttct ggacctgtcc
    70741 gcaggcggtt gcaccttgtg tggtgactgc gccgacgttt gtccgacccc ggcgttgctg
    70801 accgaacgtg ttgccgaatg gccatggcgc gcacgaatcg atgacacaag ctgcctgtcg
    70861 accaacggcg taagctgccg cctgtgtcag gacaattgtg aacaggatgc catccgcttt
    70921 cgcctgcaac tgggcggacg cgcggaaccg gcgcttgaaa cagaaacctg catcggttgc
    70981 ggtagttgtt ccgccgcctg ccccgccggg gcgatcgtga tgcaccgccc cgtcccacac
    71041 cacccggagg tgacccaatg aacatctgtg gctgtctggt ccacatcgcc cccgattaca
    71101 ccgatgccgc acgcgcggcg atggccgaaa ctcagggcgt cgagcttcat gccgaagccg
    71161 aggacggccg ttttgtagtt gttgtcgagg atacggccga caggctggcc tcggacacca
    71221 tcatggatct gcaccagatc cccggagtga tctcactgtc actgacttat caccatttcg
    71281 aagatctcgc ggagacggct ccgcgtcctg atgctccaag ccaaccgtcc agcaggaggc
    71341 ccatgcaatg accatctctg aatcccgtcg tacatttctg aaagcgtccg cagcggcagc
    71401 cactgcctcg gctgcgggca ttcccatggc cgcaggtcag gccaacgctc aggtcggcgc
    71461 gcccgatatt cgctgggaca aggctgcctg ccggttctgc ggtacaggct gttcggttct
    71521 ggtgggcacc aaagagggtc gagtggtggc cacgcaaggt gaccccgacg caccggtgaa
    71581 caggggcctg aactgtatca agggctattt cctgtccaag atcatgtacg gcaaagaccg
    71641 cctgaccaca ccgcttttgc gcaagaccaa cggtcagtat gacaagaatg gcgagtttga
    71701 accggtcagc tgggatgaag cctttgatgt gatggccgct aaatggaaag aggcccttgc
    71761 caagaagggc ccgaccagcg tggggatgtt tggttcgggg cagtggacgg tctgggaagg
    71821 ctatgccgcc gcgaagatga tgaaggccgg gttccggtcg aacaacattg atcccaatgc
    71881 gcgtcactgc atggcctcgg ccgtggttgg tttcatgcgc actttcggca ttgatgaacc
    71941 gatggggtgc tatgacgacc ttgagcacgc cgataccttc gtgctgtggg gatcgaacat
    72001 ggccgagatg cacccgatcc tgtggtcgcg cctgaccgac acccgcctga cgaagccggg
    72061 ttgcgaagtg catgtgctgt cgactttcga gcaccgctcg ttcgagctgg ccgataatgg
    72121 catggtcttt gcaccgcaaa ccgatctggc gatcctgaac tatattgcga actacatcat
    72181 ccagaatggc gcggtgaacg aagagttcgt caagaaccac gtcaacatca ccaagaccgc
    72241 caccgatatc ggttacggcc tgcgggacaa caaccccctg caacaagagg ctgaaaaccc
    72301 gaactcgggc aagttggagc cgatcagctt cgaggaatat gccgaagccg tttcgaaata
    72361 cacgctggaa tacacctcgg aactgtccgg tgttccggcg gacaagctgg agcgtctggc
    72421 ccagcaatat gccgatccga accgcaaggt gatgagcctg tggaccatgg gcttcaacca
    72481 gcatacccgt gggtcgtggg tgaactcgct gatgtataac gtgcacctgc tggtgggcaa
    72541 gatttcggaa cccggcaact cgcccttctc gctgaccggt caaccgtcgg cctgcggtac
    72601 ggcgcgcgag gttggtacct ttgcccaccg cttgcccgcc gacatggtgg tgatgaacga
    72661 caagcaccgc gagatctgcg aaaccgcatg gaacgtgccc gctggcacca ttcctgacaa
    72721 gcccggtttc cacgccgtgc tgcaacaccg caagctgaag gatggtgatc tgaacgccta
    72781 ttgggttcag tgcaccaaca acatgcaggc tgcgccaaac attaatgagg aaggctatcc
    72841 cggctatcgc aacccggaaa acttcatcac tgtttcagac ccctacccga cggtcactgc
    72901 ggtttccgcc gacctgatcc tgcccaccgc catgtgggtc gagaaggaag gcgcctatgg
    72961 caacgccgaa cgccgcaccc agttctggcg gcagcaggtc aaggcaccgg gcgaggccaa
    73021 atcggacctg tggcaggtga tggagttctc gaaacgcttc accgtcgaag aggtctgggg
    73081 cgaagaattg ctggccgcca tgcccgagca tcgtggcaag accatgtatg acgtcctgtt
    73141 tgccaatggc agcgtcgaca agtttccgct gtcggaaact gccgagggct ttgacaatga
    73201 cgaatccgag catttcggct tttacgtgca gaaaggtctg ttcgaagagt acgccaactt
    73261 cgggcgcggc catgcgcatg atctggcacc attcgaaacc taccaccagg cccgcggtct
    73321 gcgctggccg gtcgtggatg gcaaggaaac gctttatcgt ttccgcgaag gctatgaccc
    73381 ctacgtgtcc gaaggtgctg gcgtggaatt ctatggccac aaggatggca aggccaaaat
    73441 catctttgcg ccctatgaac ctgccgcaga agagccggat gcggaattcg atctttggct
    73501 gtgcaccggt cgcgtgctgg aacactggca ttcagggtcg atgacacgcc gggtaccgga
    73561 actgcaccgc gcctatccaa acgctgtcgt ctacatgcac ccgcaggacg ccaaggatcg
    73621 gggtctgcgc cggggtcagg agattgttct gtcgacccgc cggggcgagg tcaccagccg
    73681 tgttgaaaca cggggtcgga acaaggtgcc gcgcggtctg gtctttatgc cgtggttcga
    73741 tgagcaccag ctgaccaaca agctgacgct ggacgcaacc tgcccgctgt cgaaagagac
    73801 cgacttcaag aagtgcgcct gcaaggttga gcgcgcgtaa ccagcaagga tcatacgggt
    73861 cgttcccatg tctcttgtcg ataaacccct ttcgccgcag cggcgccggt tcctgcagga
    73921 ctcggcgcgg gcggcgggcg gctgcgtggt cgccggatcg ttgctggcct atctggcccg
    73981 cgacgcccgc gccctgcccg ccgatgcatt gcgcccgccc ggcgcattgc ccgagaagga
    74041 gttcctgtcg gcctgcatcc gttgcggttt atgcgtgcgg gactgcccgt acgataccct
    74101 gaaactggcc gagcttggct cggatgcggt ggcgacggga acaccattct tcatcgcccg
    74161 ggatgttccc tgcgaaatgt gcgacgacat tccgtgtgtc gccgcatgtc caacaggggc
    74221 gctggacccc gggctggaga atatcgacga tgccgagatg ggtgttgccg ttctggtcga
    74281 tcaggaaaac tgcctgaatt tcctcggtct gcgctgcgac gtctgctatc gcgtctgccc
    74341 cgtcattgac gaggcgatca cgttggagac ggcgcataat acccggtcgg gtcatcatgc
    74401 tttgttcatt cccaccgttc atgccgaccg ctgcaccggc tgcggcatgt gcgagaaaag
    74461 ctgtgttctg cccgaggccg ccatcaaggt gctgcctgcc cgactggcgc gcggcagttc
    74521 ggccgagcat taccgcaagg gttgggagga aaaagccgcc aaaggcgcgc cggtggtcga
    74581 ggggatcatc gatctgccgg accgtttgcc cggaccggga accgacaatc ttgccgcgcc
    74641 cggcggtttt gcgcctcaat atgatctgcc gggggtgggg caatgagtac tcgcacgcac
    74701 atgcccgtcg gtcaggaggc cgttgaaagc aaagggtgga tcggggcgca tcgctttttg
    74761 ctgatgcgcc gcgcaagcca gctgttcttt ctggttctgt ttctgctggg cccgtggttt
    74821 ggcatctgga ttgtcgaggg caatttggca ggatcactga cgctgggcgt gctgcctttg
    74881 accgatccgt tcatcctgat gcaaagcttg gttgcaggtc attggcccga agtgactgcg
    74941 ctgatcggcg ggctgatcgt tctggtggtc tatgccctga ttggtggccg tgtctattgt
    75001 tcctgggttt gccccataaa cccggtgaca gacgcggcca actgggtgca ccgcaaactg
    75061 gacctgccga aaggctggca acccaagcgc ggcacccggc tgtggattct ggcaaccgtg
    75121 ctgctggtct cgggcctgag tggtgtgatc gcgtgggagc tggtcaaccc gatcaccatg
    75181 ctgcatcgcg ggctggtatt cggcatgggc tttgtctggg ccatgatcgc ggccatcttc
    75241 gtgtttgacg tcttcgtctc acgccatggc tggtgcggcc atctgtgccc ggtgggcgcg
    75301 ttctacgggt tgatcgggtc gaaaagcctg ctgcgggtca gtgccgccaa tcgcacggcc
    75361 tgtgatgact gtatggattg ctatgcggtc tgtcctgaaa atcaggtgat ctcacccgcg
    75421 ctgaaaggca aaccgggaag ctcgcccctg atgctgtcac ccgactgcac aaactgcgga
    75481 cgctgcatcg atgtctgcgc agtcgacgtc ttcaacttta ctcaccggtt cgacgaccat
    75541 gtcgttcaac cttccgatcc agttgccgcg cctgagccgc gcgctgccag acctatctag
    75601 gggagtgcca agatgaaaag atcaatcgtt acaggcggaa ttgcccttct acccgtagtt
    75661 ttgctgagcg gatgggcctt tgcccagtcc gctcaagtcg aaacgctgcg gggcgcggac
    75721 gtagacgagc cgatcccttt ggatcagatt cacaaaaatg tcgaaggacg gatgcaacgt
    75781 aattatcgcc agcagccacc gctgattccg cattcgatcg agcaatatca gattgatgtg
    75841 cgcaccaatc agtgcctgtc ctgccatgac tggtccaagg caggtgagcg taacgcgccg
    75901 accctttcaa tgacacacta tctggatcgc gaaggccgcg aattggatcg cgtcgccggg
    75961 acccgttatt tctgcaacca atgtcacgtt ccgcaggcgg acgcgccgcc gcttgttgaa
    76021 aacgtgttcc agccctcgac cggcaactga ttcaacacaa gattgaaagg agcaccgaca
    76081 tggcagactc ccccgaaaaa cgcggctttc tgggtcgcct ttggaacgcg atctggacgc
    76141 cggcggtaat gttcagctcg ggctttctga tccttgccgg atttctggcc ggtatcctgt
    76201 tctggggcgg atttcactgg accctggaac tgaccaacac cgaagagttc tgcgtctcgt
    76261 gtcacacgat ggaaacgaac ctgggtgagt atcgcgagac gatccactac aacaaccact
    76321 ccggcgtgcg tgcgatctgc tcagactgcc acgttccgga tgagtggaac cacaagatca
    76381 aagccaagat catggccgtg aaggacgtct atcatgaact ggtgggcacc atcagcacac
    76441 ccgagaaata cgaggatcac cgcctggcga tggcctcggc cgtctggaag aaaatgaaag
    76501 cgtctgacag ccgcgagtgc cgcaactgtc acaactttga ctacatggac ttcaccattc
    76561 aggaaacccg cgctgcctcg gaacaccaac gcgccatcga caacggtatg acctgtatcg
    76621 attgccacca gggtatcgcc cacagcctgc cacccaacta tctggaaaca tacgaaaagg
    76681 ttactgctgg attggaagat gaagttgtgc aggagcacgc tgccgcgggt gacgacatcc
    76741 gcgatttcct gaacaacagt tcgaattgat gtgggggcag agatgttaga gttacttgga
    76801 accatcggtg gcaacgtcct gagcttgccc ggcatactcg gtctggcgct aggcatgatg
    76861 acccgcaagc tgtggctggg cgcggcattg ggcggcgcag tcggcgtatt cgaaacgctg
    76921 gttttcgcag gcttccggtt tgcgcatgta gagccactgg aactgatcat cgctattgtg
    76981 gtcggcgtct gtgcaggcag cctcggcact gccattcgca tcaagggcgc aacagcctga
    77041 aacacagccg gtttcaccgt ttcggtggaa ccggctagtt acgtcgggcc gggcagtgtc
    77101 gtcaccaagt caatgactgt cttcttgtga tttcacgccc gctatcacca attccgcatc
    77161 tccgggcaag gactggaagg atgcgggcaa tgtgcgatcg gtgatgagca cgtctttttc
    77221 tgtcaacccg ggcaggcgca aagccgggct ggtctgggcc tcgttgaatt ttgtggaatc
    77281 aaccgccatg aaggtttggt ccgcaatatc agacatcgcg cgggccatat cagcttcgca
    77341 ttgatcatag accatgaagc ccttgctggg atgcgccagt gacgccgaca atatggcagt
    77401 ccgggccgag aaccctgcaa ttacgtcata ggcgacccgg tcgaaagcgg cgccgtcgtg
    77461 gttgcgcaac tgcgttcccg ccatgaagac cctgttgccc tcttccatcg acaacgtggc
    77521 ggcgatgaag gccgagtttg tcaccacagt gaggtttttg cgcgcgcgaa gtgcctgagc
    77581 gatgaagccc gaggtcgacc ccgtgtcgat ggcaatggcc gaaccgtccg gtatccgcgc
    77641 cgcaacggcg tcggcaatcg cgactttggc ggcacggttc tgcgccatgc gggccagaaa
    77701 cggaggatcc agcacatttt gagtgctgac caatgcacca tgcaccttgg acaggctgcc
    77761 cttggcgacc atcggcttca cgattcgcct tacggtctgg tccgacactt tgagaatgcg
    77821 cgccagctcc atgaccgaaa ttcgcccatg caggtttacc gtgctaagga tgtcttgctc
    77881 gtatttcgac atgaagcgcc gcgatatttg ttgatttcat caggttactt gcaaggttga
    77941 cgctgttcaa gcgacccact tcaacatttt tcaaacatat ttgttgcttt ttgttgtttt
    78001 gcgacttttg atgacaacat atcatttgaa gtgggtgggc gcatgacaac gcattcggtc
    78061 agacatctca tcattggcgg gggcatcatc ggatgctcta tcgcgtatca cctcgcacgg
    78121 tccggtgaaa cggatgttgt tcttctggaa agggcatccc tgaccgaggg ggccacctgg
    78181 catgcggcgg ggcttgtcgg gcagttgcgg tcatctcgca acacgacgcg gatgctgaaa
    78241 cggtccgtgg cgctgtatga tcgtctggcc gaagaaaccg ggatggaatt cgactggaag
    78301 aaagtcggaa gcctgcgcct ggcggcaacc aaggaacggc ttctggaagc aaagcgcctg
    78361 gcgacaatgg cccgcagctt tgatctggag atggaaataa tctcggccgc cgaggccaag
    78421 gcgcttttcc cctatgtcga cgcgcaaggt ctggaaggcg cggccttcat cccgtcggac
    78481 ggtcatgtcg atcccgcagg cttgtgtcag gcaattgcgt ccggtgcccg gatgcacggt
    78541 gcccggatcc gccaatccgt agaggtcacc gattttgaga tccataacga tcgcatcacc
    78601 aaagtgatga catcggaagg ggactatgaa gcggacattg tcgttctggc cgccggaatg
    78661 tggagccgcg acctggccgc gaaactcggt gtcgttgttc cggcctgtgc cgtcgagcat
    78721 caatacatcg taactgaacc cctgcccgac gccgatcttg taaaacgcct gccaacccta
    78781 cgggatcccg aacggctggt gtattacaaa ccggatgcag gcgggaggct tgtgatcggc
    78841 gggtatgagg acaacacgct gccattcggc gacaggggta ttccgggcgc gtttgtccgg
    78901 cagcttttgc ccgacaacct ggagcggttt gccccccttg ccgaactggc aggtcaggtt
    78961 acgccggtcg tcaacacggt tggaatccgg caggtgatca acggccccat cccttattcc
    79021 gcggatggcg attttgtcat gggatgggcg cctgaacttc gaaacctgat gctggcgacc
    79081 ggatttctgt acggcatcgc ggcaggtggt ggcgcaggag agatgatcgc ggagtggatt
    79141 gtcgaaggcc gcccgagcct tgatctgtgg cctctggacg ttcgccggtt cagtcctcat
    79201 cacgccacgc gcgccttcat gtatcctcgc gcggtcgagc attacgcgca tcactacaag
    79261 atgcgatatc cggggcagga ggcggaagcg gccagagacc tacgcctgtc gcccctgcat
    79321 gagcggctga aacaacatgg cgcggtgttc gggtccaaga atggctggga gcggccgctc
    79381 tggttcgctc cggccggtgt agagccggtg gatcagttgg atttcctgtc gccgggttgg
    79441 aaaacctatg ccgaacagga acacaaggcc gcgcgcgaag acgtggttct gatcgatcaa
    79501 accagcttct caaagttcga actgatcggc ccctgcgcac tggaggccct tcaaaacctt
    79561 gccgtttcaa atatggacaa gccggatggc acggtgatct acacccaatt gtgcaataat
    79621 cgcggcgggg ttgaagccga tatcaccgtc acccgattgg ggcgggacca tttttacatc
    79681 gtcaccgggt ccggattcgg cgtgcatgac gcggattgga tccgacgtca cctgccccgc
    79741 gacgggtgcg cgcagctgat cgaaatgacg tcggcacgcg ccgtcatcaa tatctgcggc
    79801 cccaaggcgc gggatgtgat gcaggctgtc gcggaagaag acgtctcgaa ccatgcgttt
    79861 ccctttgcaa cggccagaga gatcaccctg ggaacggcaa aggtccgcgc gatccgcata
    79921 ggttacgtcg gagagctggg atgggagctg catatcccga ccgagttcgc cctgcatgtt
    79981 tatgacctgc tttggcaagc cggccaaagc catggcatcc gcgacatcgg ttaccgcacc
    80041 atcgagtcct tgcggctgga aaaaggctat ctctactgga gcgccgacat cacccccgac
    80101 tattcgccaa tcgaagcggg ccttggcgcg cgggtccatc tgaaatccaa acagggcttc
    80161 atcgggcgac cggtgctgga ggcgcagata gcgaccggcc ccgagcggca gctctgcacg
    80221 ttcatcaccg atgagcggct gccgatcacc ggaggagaga ccatactgca ttccggcaag
    80281 acagtctcgc tggcgtgcag tggtggctat gggtttaccg tcggcaagac cgtcctctac
    80341 ggttatctgc ctgcgggatt ggctggtggg tcagaattcg aagtggaagt gttcggagag
    80401 cgtcacccta tccagcatgt ggacggaccg ctttacgacc cggcaaacag ccgtttgaaa
    80461 gcctgaggga gagagcgatg caaaccgagc cgaaacttga gatcatgcag gcccttcgca
    80521 atgtggcggg gtttgacaac cttgccgagt cgggccttcg caccaaccgg ctgggcgggt
    80581 tgaccaatct ggtctaccgc gtcgaaggcg ggccaaggcc ggtgatcgtg cgcatccccg
    80641 gcgagggcac cgaagcctat atcgaccgcg cggttgaaat ccacaacgcg caggtggccg
    80701 caaaagccgg ggtcggcccc gaagttctgt gggcagacgc atcatccggc gtgatgatca
    80761 gtgattgcgt gcccgacatc gtgacgatga cacccgagat gtttgcgacg cgccccgggt
    80821 ctgccgcccg cgcgggaaag gcgctgaggc agttgcacga tgcccccgag ccgttcaagt
    80881 ttcggttcga gctgttttcg atgatcaacg actacatgaa ggtggttgcg gacaaaaacg
    80941 cgaccctgcc ggacgggtac gcggacgtcg tggccgaggc ggccccgatc cgcgaggtgc
    81001 tgcgggacaa acccgggaca ttggtcccga gccattgcga cccgctgtgc gagaattttc
    81061 tggatgacgg ccagcgcatg tggatcgtgg attacgagta ttcaggcatg aacgatgccc
    81121 tttgggatct gggtgatctg tcggtcgaag ccgggctgaa ccacgaacag gaactggaaa
    81181 tgctaaccgc ctatttcgac ggcccgccga acgaggctca gatcgggcgc atggtgatat
    81241 acaaagccat gtgcgacctg ctgtggacgc tatggggatt gattcagcat gcggatgaaa
    81301 accccgccga agatttctgg gcctatgcca cgaaccggtt cgagcggtgc aagtccctga
    81361 tgctggcccc gtcttttgcg gcccatgtaa gagccgtggc cgaggaatag ggtttcatcc
    81421 acagccagat ccgccctgga taccggatgt ttcctagctt atctcagatc tttgagccgc
    81481 tttccctgat acctgtatcc cattgaagaa cgggcgggca aaatacggga tgcgccggag
    81541 cgtaagtgta tctgctcgta gcgcgcttcg gcttcttgct ggtgccgggg tcgagtctgc
    81601 tattctgccc ggtatctcat gtcggcgacg gcacttttga acctcattca gccgtgacgt
    81661 ggcgtcaggg cagaccggca tatccggtcc ccctaaaacc ttgccagtga agtcaacttg
    81721 agacttgaac cttatgatat tcaaggaaaa gcgcgtgacg gtgtggtaat tatgaagtaa
    81781 atcggtcaat caatgtaaca agttaacagt gccatctgtt cctgctatgg attcagcatg
    81841 aattcctctc tatttttgga ttatacatat acattatgtt tatgtactaa ggggaaaaca
    81901 gggggacagt tatggaagga gtcgcaagcc aatgacgcga gtccttgagg catcaccacg
    81961 catttcaaaa gtccttcatc tggcagatct gaatgactat gccactctgt ttcagagaga
    82021 gggcgtggac gacgacattc tggacgaatt gactgatccg gaactgcgtg atctcgggtt
    82081 gacggttggt gaaaggaagc gctttcgaaa ggcgcaggcc aggctgaaat cgcaggaagc
    82141 gtcgaagcgg cccgaagtcc agtccaaggc cgagcgtcgg caactgactt tggttttctg
    82201 cgatcttgtg gggtcgacac ggctggctca gcgatatgat ccggaagacc tgatgcagat
    82261 catgaacctg tatctggata cggcgatcgg caccttgaaa cagcacggct gccatctggc
    82321 ctatcggcag ggcgatggca taatggtgta tttcggatac ccgaaggcca tggaagatga
    82381 tgccgaacgg gccgtacgag ccgttttgga gactatcgag gccgttcaga accttgaaaa
    82441 cgagtttgga gaaaagcttg acctgcgggc aggcattgcg accggaatgg ttgtcgtggg
    82501 cgttgtttct tcgaaaagct tgggatctca ggactttctg gtgggtgaaa cggcgaatct
    82561 tgcatcccgc ttgcaagggc tggccgaacc gggtgaagtg atcatttcat cagagacccg
    82621 gaggctgacc cagggtgcct ttgaattcga gccacgcggc agccacgagc tgaaaggctt
    82681 tgacaatcag cgcaaagtgt atcgcgtggt gtcggaaatc atgtccacca gccggttcga
    82741 cgcgcgggtg ggtcaatccg cggtcgatct tgtcgcccgg catgatgatc tttcaaccct
    82801 gacccggctt tggagcgaag cgcaggaagg ctcgggccgg ctggcgcttg tcgggggggc
    82861 tgcgggaatc ggcaagtcga ggctgatcaa gtcactgtct gaaacaatcg gggtcaaacc
    82921 ctttacattg cagtgcatcc cgcacctgac cagtcttccg ctgcacccca ttgtcggaga
    82981 attgaggcgc gtttccggcg acaaatcaaa tgacagtatc cgggcggcga tttcggactt
    83041 cgtgcaatcg gcctcacggc tgagtgacgc agacttgccc gttcttctgg atctggcagg
    83101 tatcgagacc ggcgccccgt cagaatccga cccgttgaag aaggcgcgca aatcccttga
    83161 cgtgatgctg cgcagtctgg gcagcctgtg tgacaggcgc ggcacgttgt tgttggtggt
    83221 cgaagacgtt cattgggccg atgcgaccac gttggatgta ctggatgcgc ttgcatccgc
    83281 cttgagcaac tttccggtac tggtggttct gtcgcaccga cctgaatacg aacctccgga
    83341 acatttcgaa agcagagccg cgcgcattga tctgtctccg cttggcaata ccgaggcatc
    83401 cgaactggtc cggcgcgtgg ccgagccgta cagcctgcct gtcatcctga tcaggcagat
    83461 catcgaaaag gcggatggcg tgccgctgta tatcgaagaa atgacaaagg cggttctgga
    83521 ccagctgccc caggatgccc cgatcaacgc cgaggttctg gatgcgctga gcgtcccggc
    83581 cacccttcag gactcgctga tgtcgcgtct tgaccgtatg gaacatgcta aaccagtcgc
    83641 ccagctcgga tcggtcatcg ggcgcagttt caccgctcag atgatccacg cggtggcgca
    83701 tgaagacatg gatgtggaaa gcgccctcat gcagcttatg gcggctggcg tcgtgctgat
    83761 caccagcgat tcagggtcgg ccacatacac gttcaaccac gcgctggttc aggatacggc
    83821 ctataattcg ttactgcggg aagaccggca gaaggtgcat ctgaaaatcg cccaagcatt
    83881 gctggacggt cacaaagcat tcggcagccc ggctcctgat actgtcgcgc atcattgcga
    83941 tcttggcgga ttgaaggatg aggctgtcac gaattgggtc acggcaggtg aactggcgtt
    84001 gtcccgactg gcaaacctgc ccgcgatttc cgctttccgg gccgccctgc gcaacatcgg
    84061 aactatgaag gtcaacgcgg atcgcgatgg cttcgaactt cgggttcaaa tgaacattct
    84121 gcccgcctat atggcgattt acggatggtc gtccgatcag gtcggcgaga ctgccgcccg
    84181 ggcgatggaa ctggcccagt ctttgggcga cggcgagacg ctttttgccg caaccttctg
    84241 ccgttggacc catttctttg ttgccggtca gatgaaccga gcgatggaaa tgggacaagc
    84301 gctggatatg atggccggca tgtccgacga ccccgtcgcc aatgtgctgg cggcacgggc
    84361 gctgagcttt actcattact tccgcgggga attttcggaa tgcgaacaac agctggaacg
    84421 cgcattcgcc ctgatcacac ccgagctgga tatggccatg atgcccatga cccagtcttc
    84481 cactgccgcg tcattgctgg ccattcaggg atgcctgctg tggcaacaag gaaagttcga
    84541 aaaagccgag gccgcgcgtc tggaatccat cgaggtcagc agagcgctga accacgcacc
    84601 caaccttgtc tacgtgatgg gcgcttgcag catgttcctg ccctatgcgg gggaatggga
    84661 ccggcttgac gtaacgatga aagaagccag aaaagtcgcg gatgaggaag ggtttcttta
    84721 ccttcacgcg atgcaggaca tctatatggg tctcgcgcag gccggaaagg gcgatatcgc
    84781 aggtgttccg gaacgcatcg agacatgcat gaacctgatt tccaaatctg gtggaaactt
    84841 tacttttcct cagaatcaga ttgttctgtc tgagttgatg attgatcacg gagatgttga
    84901 tcaggctttg gaccggctgg aaaccgtttg cattcccggc tgggagcgcg gcgagacgtt
    84961 gaacaaacct gaatatcacc gtgtgcgagc aaaggctttt gccgcaaagg gggacttgga
    85021 cgctgcaatc agcgaggcgg aaaaagcgct ttcgcttgcg cgggattgcc gtggagttgt
    85081 tcaggagcag cgggcccgcg atctgctggg cagattgaaa gaagaaaaat gaacaagatt
    85141 gactgccccg ccaaattggg cagcagcacc gagagggatt tgcaatgacc gatgcattgg
    85201 attggaatga agatcagtgg agcgccgtga aaaaggccgt ccatgatgag gcgcttcgcg
    85261 cccgagtggc cgccagtttc ctgcccctgt acggaccgct gcccgctgac acgcagtccg
    85321 tcccgctgaa caagctggat ctggtcgaga actcatctgg tgcatccaaa gaacgtcttg
    85381 acgtgaacga ctatgacacg ctgcgcctta ccaccgtatc ggtgaacgtg tacctgaaag
    85441 gcgcacaggt ggctgatccg gaactgacgg cggctcagat catgttccgc cgagcggccg
    85501 ccgttgtggc acgggtagag gatgacatca ttttcaacgg tcaacccggc accggacagg
    85561 cccccaaaca cgccggcggc gcgcacgcct cattgccgca gatctatacg atcagcggcg
    85621 gtggcaaata tccgggattg cttgaagcgg gcgaaggcaa aaccaaatcc acgaccaaaa
    85681 agaactacag cggaaccgat gttttcgagg ccgtcgtcga gggcatcagc acgctagaaa
    85741 cgcatggcta tctgggcccc tatgcctgtg tgatgggcaa cggtctgttc cgtgcggtca
    85801 cgaccccgct gccgaattcg atggtactgc cacgtgacag cattctcccg ttcctggacg
    85861 ggccgttgct gcgttccagc accctgcccc aggacaaggc agtccttgtg tccctgctgg
    85921 gtgcaccggt tgaaatcgtc gtgccctcgg atatcgccgt gaagtatctg caaacctctg
    85981 ccgagggcga gcacgtcttc cgcgtgcagc agaagttcca tctcaggatc aaggaagctg
    86041 aggccgtccg caccataacc tgttgaccgg agatcgggtc gtgcgcgagt tttcagatcg
    86101 gggcgtgacg ctgcgttggt ccgaggcgat caacgcagac ggtctcagtc gggtgttggt
    86161 ggaagccggt ccatccgtgt cgtcgcatga cacgctacgt ctgatctgtt cggaagatgg
    86221 cggcgccgag cgtgccattc gcgggtggcc cttgttgcgg gacccgcaaa ccgggtttca
    86281 acaattcgca gccattctgc cgtcggtcaa acaggaaaaa actttttcct ggcgtccggt
    86341 gctgacgtcg ggagggcgcg agtttgaccc cgggcccgaa aaagaaattg aacctgccgc
    86401 gccagaaccg gcaaaaacca cagtgacgtc gccggtattg gaacatgttg ccaaatttct
    86461 ggtgccgttc gatagcagct ttcatccctc gggcgagacg ccggatgggg tttggctgca
    86521 tttcgccatc aaagaagggg gcaccgtcga aggcccacat ctaaagggga cgatcgagcc
    86581 gatcggagga gactggatgc gcgtgcggcc cgatggtgtg gggctgcttc atgcaaaggc
    86641 gcttatcaga ccgtccatcg gacaagcccc gatcctattc gaagatacgg gtgtgtgtga
    86701 cttcggcccg gacggatatg cggcattgtc caagggcaat ctgcccgctt cggctccggt
    86761 acggcttgca ccgcgttacc tgacctcgaa tccgcattac agctggatga atcgggtgca
    86821 gggttttggc attggcgaag ccagcctgtc agacatcacc ctgcgctttg acgtctattc
    86881 cgcgaaagga atttccgatg cctgacaagg ttgtcattct tgggggaggc gtggctggca
    86941 tgagcgccgc gcacgaactg attgaacgcg gcttcgaggt agaaatccac gaacgccagc
    87001 tgatccccgg cggcaaggcc cgaagcatcc ccgtgatgaa gggtgaaggg gatcatggct
    87061 cgaaagcgaa acacatcaag gcactggaaa aatgggccga gatggatgga gccaattatc
    87121 cgcccggcgt gaaacggccc tggctgcccg gtgaacatgg gttcaggttc tttccgaact
    87181 tttatcggca tatcaccgac acgatggccc gaacgccgta ttacgacaag ggcacatgct
    87241 ttgacaatct tgtcccgacc acgcaagttc tggtcagcca gtttgacaag cccggcatca
    87301 ttgtcccgga acggttcccc cgcacgctca aggatgttgc ggatgccttc aagaccattg
    87361 ccttcgcgct ttcgccgagg gaccagattg cgtatgagga tgtcgagcat tttgtcgcct
    87421 gcatgtggcg gatcgcgagc tcttgcaagg aacgccggtt cgacgaatat gaacggatcg
    87481 gttggtggga tttcatcggt gcgcaggacc gctcggaagc ctatcagaag ttccttgcca
    87541 tcggcctgac ccgttcgttg gtggccgcca aggccacgac ggcaagcacg aagacagtgg
    87601 gggacattgc ggttcagctt cagctgggca ttgccacgcc cgaaccccac tgcaacaggc
    87661 tgctgaacgg gcccaccaat cttgtctgga ttcaaccgtg gctggattac ctgacaagca
    87721 agggggtcgt gtacaatttt gactccaaag tcaccggaat cgagtgccgg aacggtaaga
    87781 tcattggcgc aacggtcgaa caggatggtg aagaaaagca ggtcacgggg gattggttca
    87841 tcagcgccat gccgattgaa cgcatggcac cgcttgtgac cccggaaatg atggcggttg
    87901 accctgcact tgccaaactg cctttgctgg ccgatgacgt gcaatggatg aacggcattc
    87961 agttctatct gaccaaggat gtcgagctga cccatggcca cgtcattttc atcgacagcc
    88021 catgggcttt gacggctgtg tcgcaaaaac agttctggcc ggggatcaat ttcgaaaact
    88081 gggccgaagg aaagaccaaa ggcctgctgt caatcgatat ctccgaatgg gacaagccgg
    88141 ggctgaacgg aaaaaccgcg cgcgattgca cccgggaaga gatcgcaaaa gaggtttggg
    88201 aacagctcaa gcgcagcatc aacgtggatg gccaaaccat tctgcgggac gaggatatgc
    88261 actactggtt cctcgatcct gatatcgttc aagacccgaa cgaccccaag cgtcaaagca
    88321 atgtcgaacc cttgttggtc aaccgtatca acagctggcg cttgcgcccg gatgcggcca
    88381 cattgatccc gaatttcttc ctggcatcgg attacgtccg cacttttacc gaccttgcca
    88441 cgatggaagg ggcgaacgag gccgcgcgtc gggccgtcaa cgccattctt caacgcagtg
    88501 gatcggatgc cgagccctgc cagatctggg acctgcacga gcccgacatc ctgaaaccgc
    88561 tgcgcgctta tgattacgcc cgctatcagg ctggccttcc gtgggacaac cggttcgcgg
    88621 ttgcggtcga agccgcgctg aaaatgggtc aggacacggc aggagttgat cgtggcggtg
    88681 atggccctct tgccgccata ggggaaccgg cggcggaata ttcaaaaccc ggcggcatca
    88741 ccgaggagcc agccattgcc gaagcgcttc gaatgatctg ccccccgaaa gagctgttcg
    88801 acctcatcgc gaactacgag cccaccgcgg atctgccgat cccgggggat gagctggcgg
    88861 aagatgtcgc gtatgatctg ggtcgggaca gtggtcaatc aggtgccttg tccagggcgt
    88921 tgccaatttc tgacgaaccg ctttctgcgc ttggcgccgg tccggaacga tccggcgcgc
    88981 gggaaaacaa aagccgcgtg atcatcatcc agaagggctg agcctgtgaa atccggaacc
    89041 gcgcatttgg atcctgcggc gaaacaggat tttctaaaaa ccctgacctt ctacggggat
    89101 caggcgcgcg aaacgctttt gggcctgttg ccgacgggtg agcctcaggc ctatctgtat
    89161 ggcccgatgc gcgattacat cgaaacctcg ggcaagggcc tgaggcctgc cctgctgttg
    89221 gcgacatgcg aagccttcgg cggaaacagc gagaatgcaa gggtctcggc tgcggttctt
    89281 gagctgttgc acaacgcttt tctgatccac gacgacatcg aagatcaaag cgatttccgg
    89341 cgcgggcgcg aatgtatgca caagcggctt ggggttcccc tggcgatcaa taccggcgat
    89401 gggatgcaat cgcttgccct gcgtctgctg cgtcagaacc tggggccgtt gggcctggaa
    89461 accggtatgc gcgtggtgga tgagttcgac catctgttgc agcaatccat cgaaggtcag
    89521 gcgctggagc ttggctggat ccgcgacaat cgtttgaacg tcgatgcatc agattatctg
    89581 aggatgtgtc tgaaaaagac ctgctggtac agtttcattc acccgatgcg catcggggcc
    89641 ctgattgcgc ggccacatga tgtcgcgtcc ggtgcgctga atctggatga tttcaacgcc
    89701 ttcggctttt tcctgggtgc ggcgtttcag attcaggacg acgtcttgaa tctcgtcggc
    89761 tcacaggaca attacggcaa ggaaatcggc ggcgacatct atgaaggcaa acgcacgctg
    89821 atgctgggcc agcttggcct gaaagcggaa gagcctgaac aggcacggtt ggccgagatg
    89881 ttgtcaaacc cgcgtgatgc ccggtcgacg caagatgtcg cctgggtgct ggagcgcatg
    89941 aaccattacg gcagcatccg ctatgcgcag gacgcagcga atgatctgct ggctgcggcc
    90001 cggaatgagt tcgcgcgggt gttcgcgggc acagaagacg cgccgcgcgc atttctggga
    90061 cagttcatgg actatctggt gacccgtcag gtctgagcgc ccgccacctc gaaaatcacc
    90121 acaaccgagg tttggtccgt tcctgtacag gcgatccgac cgtgatattc tccgggtttg
    90181 gagaggtcgg gtatggtcac cgcaacagca acatccgttg cttcccccgg ttcaagctgg
    90241 atttgtggcg ggatcacact gatgcggttg gccggcagaa tgtcgccgtt cggattggtc
    90301 agatcacccg gttcgaactg catctgaaca ggtgccgcgc cttcgggtgc ttcaaaggac
    90361 agcagaatgg tggcggtgct gccggggtga caggatttgc gacacctgaa cggaccgtcc
    90421 agatgttgcc gcgggccccg ctctgtttcg agcacgcggc gcgctatatc ggaaatcggt
    90481 tgattgtcgg gctgcggcgc aatcgggctg accgcccgag atgcactaac atatggtttt
    90541 cgttcgaaat acggcatgcc taactgtgca cgtgccgtgc ggatcagtaa atggtaaatt
    90601 cacgctctgc tatcacggta aacgtctgcc tattttcctt tccagaccgg gtctcttttc
    90661 tcggcaaagg cgcgcgcgcc ttccagctga tcttcgctgg catagagaac gtccacggtt
    90721 ctgagctgac gcttggtgat gcggttcatg gcatcctgaa acttggcatc ttcggcatcg
    90781 cgtacgattt ccttgatcgc agcataaacc aggggcggtc ctgaggccaa caaccgggcc
    90841 agttcccagg cgcgatccat cagttgatcc aaggcgacga tctcgttcac tagaccccag
    90901 cgattggctt cctttgcgtc gaaccaccgg ccggtaagca gcaactccat cgcgatgtgg
    90961 taagggatgc gcttgggcag tttgacgctg gccgcatccg cgacagtccc cgagcggatt
    91021 tccggcaggg cgaacgtggc gtggtcggcg gcaaggatca tgtcggctga caaggccagc
    91081 tccagcccgc cgccacaggc gatgccgttg acggccgcga tcacaggttt gttcaggtcg
    91141 cgcagctctt gcaagccgcc gaaccctccg acgccataat ccccgtctac cgcatccccg
    91201 tcggccgctg ctttcaggtc ccagcccggg caaaagaact tctctccgcc gcccgtcaga
    91261 atggccacgc gcagctctgg atcgtcgcga aacgcggcga atacctcacc catcctgcgg
    91321 ctggtgacaa gatcgatggc gttggccttg ggccggtcca gagtcacctc aaggatcgct
    91381 ccgtcgcggc gggttttgat cgggtccata tctcaggcct ttcttatcag agcatccacg
    91441 gcaacggcct tgtccggcgt gcacaggagc gggttaatct cgacctcgcc aagcgtgtcg
    91501 gcattttgca tgacataggc ctgaactgcc tcgactgcgg cgatgattgc atccatatca
    91561 gccgcccgtt ggccgcgata gcccgccaaa agcggggcaa ttttcaattt gccaagcgcg
    91621 gcacggatgt cctcgggcgt gcttggcacc agcaccgacg ccgtatcgcg caggatttcg
    91681 gtcagtacgc cccccgcccc caatgtcagg acaaacccat gcgccgggtc acgaacgaca
    91741 ccgaccagca attcggcaac ggttccggtg atcatctctt cgatcaggat gctatctgtg
    91801 ccaatttcgg ctgcgacatc ggccacatcc tcggccttga tgcccagccg aacagcgccg
    91861 tgttcggatt tatgcgcaag cccaacacct ttcacggcaa agggggcttc catgtcctgc
    91921 gcggccgaat ggacctctgc cgggccgcaa accgtgcggc tttgcggaac tcgcaggccg
    91981 cattcggcca gcgcccgttt cgattcgcct tcggtcaggg tttgggtcgc ctcagccgtt
    92041 ctaggcaacc agacaggatg cgcggacggg ggcgaaatct gacctgcggc gcgcgtggcc
    92101 gccagtgctt cgcgcaatcc catgaatgga acgacaccac cggccatcag gtcttgcgcg
    92161 acgtcttcag acagaagttc aggcagcgtc gcaacaatcg caaaccgggc gccggtttcg
    92221 gcacgcactc tcaacgcagc tcgggtcgcg caactccagt cggtcggatc cgtcgtcgga
    92281 tagtctacga tcgagaacgt caggtcgatg tcgtcacccg tcatgcccga ccaggcctgt
    92341 gccatcgcct cttcatcgcg ccagatatac gtgtgataat ccagcggatt gttcaacgcg
    92401 accatagggc caagcgcgtc acgcaagcgc gcccttttgt catcgctcaa ctgcggaaaa
    92461 ctcaggccgg tgccgacggc catgtctgcg atcaggctcg cctcaccccc cgaacagctg
    92521 atcgacgcga tgttaccccc ggggagcggc ccgtagcagt gcagcagttt caacgtttct
    92581 aggaaatccg gcaacgtcga aagacgcggg atgcccaatc ggtccagcag cgcctgcgcg
    92641 cctgcatcgc tgcccgcgag agacgcggta tgagagacgg ttgcggcctg tgcctgttcg
    92701 gatgcaccga ctttgagggc gaccagcggg atgccctttt cgtgggcctt cgcggccagc
    92761 gcctcccatt cccggatgtc cttgaaccct tcgatatgca gacccgcggc ggttacgcgc
    92821 ggatcatcga tcaaggccga ggcgaggtcg gcctggctgg tttgggccat gtttccgcat
    92881 gccatcatgt aggcaattgg caacccacgt ttctgcatgg tcaggttgat cgagatgttc
    92941 gaactttgcg tcaggatcgc cacgcccttg tccacagggg tggccccgtg ctggtccggc
    93001 cacaacagcg ccccatccag cgcgttgatg aagccatagc agttcgggcc aagaatgggc
    93061 atgtcaccgg ctgcggcaat cagttgatcc tgcaagtccc cgccggtgtc atcttcggca
    93121 acggcctcgg aaaagcccga tgcaaagcac accgccccac ctgcgcccat actggacagg
    93181 acacgagcgg cctcgatggt ggcgtggcgg ttgatcccga tgaaaaccgc atccggggct
    93241 tcgggcaggt cttcgatgtg ggcataaacc ttgtgtcctg caatttcaga cgctttggga
    93301 tgcaccggcc agatttgacc ggcatagccc atgcgttcgg attgcagaac aacctgctga
    93361 caccacgcgc cgccaccgat gacggcgatg gatttcgggc gcagcagccg ggtcaggtct
    93421 tcgttcatgg tcaggcgccc aagggacgca gaagatcgcg gctgatgatg tggcgctgaa
    93481 tttcgctggt gccgtcccag atgcgctcga cccgggcatc gcgccagaac cgttcgatcg
    93541 ggaaatcgtc catcaaaccc atacccccga agatttgcag tgtggtatcc gtcacccgcg
    93601 ccagcgtttc cgaggcatag agcttggccg aggcaatctc gcggtttgat ggcagatttt
    93661 ggtccagacg ccacgcggcc gcgagtgtca gccaatcggc ggcatcgatc tcggtaatca
    93721 tgtcggcgat ctggaaaccg acgccctgaa acttaccaat aggctggccg aactgcttgc
    93781 gctcggccgc atagttcagc gcatagtcaa agcagcgccg cgcgcgaccg accgagaacg
    93841 ccgcaaccgt caggcgggtt gcgtaaagcc attcgttcat cacggcaaag ccgccatcaa
    93901 cctcgcccaa gacctgtgca tcgggcagac ggcagttgtc gaaatacagg atatagttct
    93961 tgtagccctt gtggctgacc gagttgtagc cctcgcgcac ttcaaacccc ggcgtaccgc
    94021 gatccaccag gaaagtggtg atgcgtttct tcgggccctt gggggtttcg tccacgccgg
    94081 tcgcgatgaa gacgatgaag aaatccgcat gttccgcgcc cgagatgaaa tgtttcgatc
    94141 cgttgacaac ccagtcgccg ccatcgcgca ccgcctggca tttcatacca cgcacatccg
    94201 aacccgcatc cggttcggtc atcgccaggg cgtccatctt gtcaccacgt acggcaggca
    94261 gaagataccg ttcgcgctgc tcgtcgttgc aggccatcag gatgttctgc gggcgcccaa
    94321 agaaatgcgt cagtgccatt gacccgcggc caagctcgcg ctcgaccaag gtgaaatcca
    94381 gatgagacag acctgcgccg ccgacttcct cggggaagtt gcaggcataa aagcccagat
    94441 cgatacattt ctgcttgatc tgctcaccca gctcaggagg cacggttccc gaacgctcga
    94501 ccgcgtcttc atgcgggtag atttcgtttt caacaaagct tcggaccgtc gagacgatca
    94561 tgtcctgttc ttctgtcaga ccaaactgca tggcgcgtgt tccctggatc ggtggttgac
    94621 caaccaaacg ccatcgctca aggtcacggc atgcagagtt gatatcaaat catgccaaat
    94681 tcgaaaattt tgacgcgaca atacaacatc ctgctcttca acgggttttc gaaccattgc
    94741 cttgcaaaca tggtcgaacc gctcagggct gcgaacaacc tgtcgaggca ggttttgtat
    94801 tcgtggtgtt tctgctccat tgacggagac cccgttcaaa gttccagcgg ccttgtcgtt
    94861 acaccgaatg gttcaatctt ggatcagcaa ggcgacgttc tggtggtcat gccgtcttat
    94921 gggtatcgca agttggacac gcgatcgacc acgcgcaccg tgctggctgc ggcccgaaaa
    94981 caccggcaag tggccggatt ggataccggc agttggctgc tggcccgcgc cggtttgctg
    95041 gatgagcacc gggcgaccat tcactgggac gagctttccc ggttcgaaga aagttttccg
    95101 gccgtggatg cggtgcagga acgttttgtc atcgatggca acaggctgac ctgttctggg
    95161 gcgatggccg cgttcgatct ggcctcggcc ctgatccgca aggatcacgg cccccttttg
    95221 tccatggaag tcgggcatct tctgatgagc cgaaatgggc aggatcatta ccctttgcct
    95281 ctgaagtccg aagacacttt ggtcaatcgc gcactggctg tcatgcaggc gaaccttgaa
    95341 acacctcttt cgatcaggga actggcccgc aagatcgggt gttcacaaaa gcggatcgaa
    95401 atgcgcgttc aggcagagct caaaaccacg ccgcaggcgc tgtatcgtcg gctgaggctt
    95461 aaccttgcac gcaatctggc agaagatacc gagcagtcca tcgccgaaat cgccggtcgt
    95521 tgcggatatg aaaacgccag cgccatgacg cgagcgttca aggcagaatt cggccagaca
    95581 ccgacggcgt ttcgccaccg gagcttgtct gacggctgaa tggggtgcgc atggcgatgc
    95641 ccgctttcct ggaaaaccaa agaaccctgg gggctattcc agcgaaaccc acagcacctt
    95701 tgcgttttct tcgctggtcg aaatacaccc atgccccatt ccgctgtcat aataaagcga
    95761 gtcaccggcc ttcattggca aggggcggta gtgttcagac acgaagataa gttcaccgct
    95821 gagcacatac atgaattctt ctccggaatg tcggatccac gtctcgaatt ccgacaggtc
    95881 acgcgccttg atagtcgcga tatagggcag catccgcttg ctggtcagtt cggggcaaag
    95941 cagttcatgc aggtaagtgg gcgtattctt gatttccccc tcgcctttcg gagtgaaatc
    96001 acggcggcct gaaatgccgg attgacccga ctgaagaaac aactgcgggg tgctcatatc
    96061 cagggcctga gtcagacgcc gtacgatgtc aaagcttggc tttgtctggt tgttttcgat
    96121 cttggacagc gtcgaccgcc cgatacccgc agcgcggccg gcttcttcca gagtccaccc
    96181 tttcgcgcgc cgagcatcgc ggatggaccg gcccagagcc tctccttcat ccagatcttc
    96241 ctgtccggaa acatcatttc tgctttcgtc gcccatttaa ttccccctgt tttatcaaag
    96301 gttacatgcc tcccggtaaa tacgcaactt cttgaataag agatttttgt tgcctaaagc
    96361 acattatttc ccttatagga aacaaagttt cgtactaagg attcggggca aaaggaggag
    96421 accatgttca aaacgtcgct gattgaggca gatcccgtca ttgccgcgtc catttcgcgc
    96481 gagggtgaac gccaagcgga acagatcgag ttgatcgcct cggagaacat tgtctcgaag
    96541 gccgtgatcg aagctcaggg ttcggtcttg accaacaaat acgccgaagg ctatccgggc
    96601 cgccgctatt atggcggctg cgaatatgtc gatgaggtcg aagtcgaggc gatcgaacgc
    96661 ctcaagaagc tgtttggctg tgaatatgcc aacgttcagc cccattccgg cgcacaggcc
    96721 aacggggccg tcaagttggc gttgttgaac ccgggcgata ccattcttgg catgtcgctg
    96781 gacgcaggtg gccatctgac ccacggtgcg aaaccggcgc agtccggcaa atggttccgg
    96841 cccgtgcagt acggcctgac cgatgcaggg ctgatcgatt atgatcaggt tgccgaattg
    96901 gcgcgggcgg aaaagcccag gctgatcatc gcaggcgcat ccgcctactc gcaaaagatc
    96961 gactttgcca gattccgtaa aatcgcggac gaggttggcg catggttgct ggctgatatg
    97021 gctcatattg ccggattggt ggcgaccggc ctgcacccct cgcctgtagg gcacgcacat
    97081 gtcgtgacct cgaccacgca caaaacgctg cgcgggcctc gtggtggcat catcctgacc
    97141 aatgacgagg cgctggcgaa aaagataaat tctgccgtct tccccggcct acagggtggc
    97201 ccgctgatgc acgtcatcgc aggcaaggcg gtggcttttg gcgaggcgct gaaacccgaa
    97261 ttcaaggaat acatgcagcg cgtcgttgac agcgcatcgg ccttggcaag cgtcatgatg
    97321 gcgcgcggat gtgatatcgt ttccggcggc acccagaacc acctgatgtt ggtcgacctg
    97381 agacctttgg gcgtcaccgg taaggacgcc gaagccgcgc tggagcgcgc cgggtttacc
    97441 tgcaacaaaa acagcgttcc cggagatccg gaaaaaccca ccatcaccag cggcatccgt
    97501 ctgggcaccg ccgccgggtg cagccgtggc tttggcccgg aagaattcag gaggatcggc
    97561 catctgatcg gtgatgttct ggacgcgctc gcgcagtcac cggaaggtga cgaagccgtc
    97621 gaacaggaaa cccgcaaaca ggttcgcgct ctttgcgcaa gctacccgat ctactgaaag
    97681 tacgcgaaat gaatacctat gacctcatcg ttatcggggg cggaccgggt ggctatgttg
    97741 ccgcgatccg cgcggctcag ctggggctga aagtggcctg tgtcgaaggg cgcggcgcac
    97801 tgggcggtac ctgtctgaac gtggggtgca tcccctccaa agcgttgctg acctcctcgg
    97861 ccaaatatgc cgagcttgca catctctcct cccatggcat tgcggtcgag ggggccagca
    97921 tcgacgtcag tgcgatgatg gggcgcaagg acaagatcgt cggtgatctg accaagggca
    97981 tcgcattcct gttcaagaag aacggcgtcg atctgattga aggatgggcc agcatcccgg
    98041 ccactggtca ggtcaaggtc ggcgacagca catacgaagc aaagaacatc ctgattgcga
    98101 caggatccga gccgacctca ctgccgggga tcgagattga tgagcaggat gtgctcagtt
    98161 cgaccggtgc aatcgcgttg gaacgcgtgc cggatcatct ggttgtgatc ggtgcaggtg
    98221 tgatcggtct ggaacttggg caggtctggg cgcgtctggg cgccaaggtc accgtggtcg
    98281 aatatctgga tcgcgttttg cccggcatcg atggcgagat cgccaagctg gcgcagcggg
    98341 ccctgtcaaa acgcggtttg aaattccaac tgggccgtgc tttgaagtct gtcgataaaa
    98401 ccgatacggg tttgtcgctg acggtggatc gtgttggcaa ggacaaggaa gaagtgatcg
    98461 aggccgacaa ggttctgatc gctgtgggcc gtcgcccggt gacgcgcggg cttgggctgg
    98521 aagagctggg cgtggccgtg aacccgcgtg gcttcatcga agtcgacagc acattccaga
    98581 cgtcggtgcc cggtatctat gccattggtg actgtgttcc cggcccgatg ctggcccaca
    98641 aggccgaaga ggacggtgtt gcctgtgtcg agatgctggc cggcgaagcc ggtcatgtcg
    98701 attacaacac cgtgccgggt gtggtctata ccgatcccga agtggcctcg gttggtcaga
    98761 ccgaagaggc tctgaaagac gcgggcgtcg aatatgttgt cggcaagttt gctttcatgg
    98821 ccaattcgcg ggcacgctcg acaggtgaaa cagatggcgc ggtcaaggtt ctggccggtt
    98881 ccgacggcaa gatcctcggg gctcatatct gtggtgccca tggcggcgat ctgatcgccg
    98941 agttggttct ggccatgtcc aaaggtgccg cggtcgccga tgttgcagcc tcgtgccatg
    99001 cgcatcctgc catgggtgag gcggtcaagg aagcctgtct cgacgccatg gggcgtgcga
    99061 ttcacgctta acgaggtttg ccagatgaca atccagctta gaccacgcca cccggaaaag
    99121 gccaaaaagg ccgacagcgt gatcccgcgt aagcccaagt ggattcgcaa gaaaaaaggt
    99181 gacagcgccg cgtattacga aacccgacgt ctgatgcggg atcacgatct ggcaacggtc
    99241 tgcgaagaag cggcctgccc caatatcggc gaatgctggt ccaagcgcca tgcaaccatg
    99301 atgatcatgg gcgagatctg cacacggggc tgttcgttct gcaatgtggc caccggccgc
    99361 cccgatgcgc tggacgcgtt cgaacccggc cgggttgcgg cggcggtcaa gaaactgggc
    99421 ctgcgccacg tggtgattac atctgttgat cgcgatgatc tggccgatgg cggggccgag
    99481 catatcgccc agacaatccg cgccgtacgc catcagaacc ccggcaccac tgtcgaggtt
    99541 ctgacccccg acttcctggg caagggcgac gccgcaaata tcgtctttga cgcagtgccg
    99601 gacgtgttca accacaatct ggaaaccgtc ccgcacctgt atccgacggt tcgtcccggc
    99661 gcgcgctatt atgcgtcgct gcggctgctg gacgatgcca aacgctcgaa ccccgagatt
    99721 ttcaccaagt cgggtctgat ggtcggcttg ggcgaaagcc tcaacgacgt gcgtcaggtg
    99781 atggatgatc tgcgcgcggc caatgtcgat tttctgactg tcgggcagta tctgcaaccg
    99841 acgccgaaac atcatccgat tgaccggttc tggtcgcccg aggagttcgc ccaactggaa
    99901 cagatcgctc gttccaaggg ctttttgcac gtgtcagcca cgccgctgac ccgttcgtcg
    99961 ttccatgcgg acgaagactt tgccgccctc aagcaggccc gtcagcgggc catcgccacc
   100021 ggggcataac caaacgcaaa tgggagggaa accatggaag cgttaaattc aatcgtaggg
   100081 gccatcaatg gcgtcgtatg ggggccgatg atgctggtcc tcatcctcgg cgttggcttc
   100141 ttcctgcagg tcgggctgaa attcatgccg atcctgcgca tcggcacagg cttcagcctg
   100201 ttgttcaaag gccgtgaagg tcagggcgaa gggcagatca gcccgttcaa cgcactgatg
   100261 acttcgctgt cggcgaccat cggtacaggt aacatcgccg gtgtggccac tgctgtcttc
   100321 ctgggcggtc caggcgcctt gttctggatg tggatgaccg ccctggtggg catggccacc
   100381 aaatatgccg aagccgtctg cgcggtgaaa tatcgcgaga aagacgagct gggcaactat
   100441 gtcggcggtc cgatgtacta catcaagaac ggtctgggcg cgaaatgggc ctggctgggc
   100501 gtggctttcg ccctgttcgg cgcggttgcc gcctttggca tcggcaacgg tgtgcaggcc
   100561 aacggtgttg ctcaggtgct ggaagccaat tttggcctga acacctcggt caccggcgtt
   100621 gttctgatgg ttctgactgc agccgttatc ctgggtggta tcacccgcat cggtgcggtt
   100681 gccggtaagc tggtcccctt catggccgtt gcctatatca tcgcgggcct gctggttctg
   100741 ctgatcaaca tcggcaacat cggacatgcg ctgtcgctgg tctttaccta tgcgttcacc
   100801 ccgtccgccg cagaaggtgg tttcgcgggt gcagccgtct gggccgccat ccgcttcggt
   100861 gtggcacgtg gtgtgttttc gaacgaggcc ggtctgggtt cggccccgat cgcgcatgcc
   100921 gctgccgaga ccaagggtcc ggtcaaccag ggcctcatcg cgatgctggg tacgttcatc
   100981 gataccatca tcgtctgctc gatcaccggt ctggccatca tcgcgtcggg ggcatggaca
   101041 tcgggtgaat ccggtgcggc gctgacgagc cacgcgttcg aattgtcgct gccgggtatc
   101101 ggcgggtatc tgatcgccat cgcgctgtcg atctttgcct tcaccaccat cctcggctgg
   101161 tcgttctacg gcgagaaatg tgtcgagttc ctgctgggcg tgaaatccct gatgccctac
   101221 cgcgttctgt ggatcgtgat gatctacttc ggcgcaactg cggatctggg cttcatctgg
   101281 ctgctggccg atacgctgaa cgccatgatg gccatcccga acctgatcgc cctggcgctg
   101341 ctgagcccga tcgtcttcaa actgacgaaa gagttcttcg cctcgggcgg caagtccgaa
   101401 gagccgggcg gcacacctgc cgaataagac cggcccgacc aaaacggggg gccatcccgg
   101461 ccccccgcct ttgaaaccga attcaatatc tcgaggagag acgtgatggc cactaaaatc
   101521 ctgctgccca ttgatcacac cgacgaccgc tcgtggaaac tggccctgtc gaccgccttg
   101581 gaacaggcaa agttctacgg tgccgaactg catgcggttg ccgtcatccc cgagatcatc
   101641 cagctgccga accttcccgc caactatggt gccggcg
//
