# Supplementary material for: Decoding coral resistance to eutrophication through the association of hyper‑efficient denitrifiers as key microbial allies
Source: Nat Commun. 2026 May 19;17:3938. doi: 10.1038/s41467-026-72571-w (PMC13187470; doi:10.1038/s41467-026-72571-w)
Supplement: Supplementary file 21 — Source Data [file 41467_2026_72571_MOESM21_ESM.zip › Source Data/FigureS6/J12_denitrification.gbk]

LOCUS       contig00005            61818 bp    DNA              UNK 01-JAN-1980
DEFINITION  Genus species strain strain.
ACCESSION   contig00005
VERSION     contig00005
KEYWORDS    .
SOURCE      .
  ORGANISM  .
            .
FEATURES             Location/Qualifiers
     CDS             971..1417
                     /locus_tag="J12_02149"
                     /inference="ab initio prediction:Prodigal:002006"
                     /inference="similar to AA sequence:UniProtKB:P07625"
                     /codon_start=1
                     /transl_table=11
                     /product="Cytochrome c-551"
                     /db_xref="COG:COG3474"
                     /translation="MSKPPLAAVLLTIALTTQVAAAGDPATGEKLYNRCSSCHAIIKDG
                     EVLVKGGITGPNLYGVVGRVAGSENDYRYGSERLPIGMFTDDMIRAGEEGLVWTEDNIA
                     AYSKDPIRFIQDYLDDESARPNMSVKLKKGAEDIAAYLATFSPQ"
     gene            971..1417
                     /locus_tag="J12_02149"
     CDS             complement(1437..2048)
                     /gene="paiB"
                     /locus_tag="J12_02150"
                     /inference="ab initio prediction:Prodigal:002006"
                     /inference="similar to AA sequence:UniProtKB:P21341"
                     /codon_start=1
                     /transl_table=11
                     /product="Protease synthase and sporulation protein PAI 2"
                     /db_xref="COG:COG2808"
                     /translation="MHPNPMFRAEDRARHIEFARDRAFGVLAVSTGGAPLLSHVPFLLS
                     EDGTVAELHLVRSNPIVRALRDPQQAKIAVQGPDGYISPDWYDIEDQVPTWNYVAVHLS
                     GVLELCPQDDLLDLLQRQSAFYERRLLPKPPWVTDKMSTEALAKMLRMIVPCRMQVDDL
                     QGTWKLGQNKAEAVRAAAASHVADGFGSETGQLAALMHKA"
     gene            complement(1437..2048)
                     /locus_tag="J12_02150"
                     /gene="paiB"
     CDS             2377..2817
                     /gene="ribH2"
                     /locus_tag="J12_02151"
                     /EC_number="2.5.1.78"
                     /inference="ab initio prediction:Prodigal:002006"
                     /inference="similar to AA sequence:UniProtKB:Q2YKV1"
                     /codon_start=1
                     /transl_table=11
                     /product="6,7-dimethyl-8-ribityllumazine synthase 2"
                     /translation="MTHTRFAFIKANWHSDIVDRALEGFLQLIPAEQVDVFDAPGAFEM
                     PLLARDLAQTGQYAAIACAAFVVDGGIYRHDFVAQAVVDGLMRAGLDSGVPVLSVSLTP
                     HQYQETDHHNAIYRVHFVKKGREAAQAALSITKTRQSLKAGL"
     gene            2377..2817
                     /locus_tag="J12_02151"
                     /gene="ribH2"
     CDS             2962..4062
                     /gene="aroC"
                     /locus_tag="J12_02152"
                     /EC_number="4.2.3.5"
                     /inference="ab initio prediction:Prodigal:002006"
                     /inference="similar to AA sequence:UniProtKB:P12008"
                     /codon_start=1
                     /transl_table=11
                     /product="Chorismate synthase"
                     /db_xref="COG:COG0082"
                     /translation="MSMNSFGHLFRVTTWGESHGPALGATVDGCPPGVEIDESMIQRWL
                     DKRKPGQNKFTTQRREPDQVKILSGVFEGQTTGTPVQLMIENTDQRSKDYGDIMDKFRP
                     GHADITYWQKYGIRDYRGGGRSSARETASRVAAGGLAREAIKQIAPNVQITGYMTQIGP
                     HKIDRSNFDWSQIEQNPFWTPDAQAAQDWAAYLDELRKSGNSVGAVVEVVARGVPAGLG
                     APVYAKLDTDLAAAMMSINAVKGVEIGEGMAAAELTGEANADEIFMGQNGPQYSSNHAG
                     GILGGISTGQDVVVRFAVKPTSSILTTRKTITKSGEETEIITKGRHDPCVGIRAVPVGE
                     AMMACVILDHLLLHRGQIGENRGHIG"
     gene            2962..4062
                     /locus_tag="J12_02152"
                     /gene="aroC"
     CDS             4046..4708
                     /gene="yedJ"
                     /locus_tag="J12_02153"
                     /inference="ab initio prediction:Prodigal:002006"
                     /inference="similar to AA sequence:UniProtKB:P46144"
                     /codon_start=1
                     /transl_table=11
                     /product="putative protein YedJ"
                     /db_xref="COG:COG1418"
                     /translation="MDISADLRTRLRRTVAQRMQTDPAHDLAHLDRVWVNAQAMADEQT
                     DRSVLLAACYLHDLVNLPKDSPDRHLASRQSAAESESILAQLGFSSAQISATQHAIAAH
                     SYSAQIPPETPEAQILRDADRLDALGAIGIARTFSVSGALGRVLYDPADPFADTRPLDD
                     LRFSLDHWKVKLLNLPDEILTDTGRQIARHRADRMIRFLEEFGDEIGHPLPDHWKST"
     gene            4046..4708
                     /locus_tag="J12_02153"
                     /gene="yedJ"
     CDS             4762..5697
                     /gene="cntI_1"
                     /locus_tag="J12_02154"
                     /inference="ab initio prediction:Prodigal:002006"
                     /inference="similar to AA sequence:UniProtKB:Q9HUX6"
                     /codon_start=1
                     /transl_table=11
                     /product="Pseudopaline exporter CntI"
                     /translation="MAKSLTSHRPMLAVGLKLAALMLFTSMSALVKALSEDFPPGELVF
                     FRSLFAIPVIIAWLMWRGELAQGFVVKKPMGHFWRGVLGTSAMGLTFTGLSLLPLPEVT
                     AIGYATPIFTLILAALMLGERIRMIRIGAVALGLLGVLIMIWPRLGSTQMELAATIGAL
                     CVLTATVARAFVQIHIRQLVKVDHPAAIVFYFSMTATLLSALTVFWGWKMPTLNQALIL
                     ITIGLIGGVAQILVTSSYRFGQASMLAPYDYATMLFAIVIGYVWFDELPTVAILAGAAL
                     VIAGNIVVVWREHQLGLERGKARALTDHKP"
     gene            4762..5697
                     /locus_tag="J12_02154"
                     /gene="cntI_1"
     CDS             5755..6354
                     /gene="cobO"
                     /locus_tag="J12_02155"
                     /EC_number="2.5.1.17"
                     /inference="ab initio prediction:Prodigal:002006"
                     /inference="similar to AA sequence:UniProtKB:P29930"
                     /codon_start=1
                     /transl_table=11
                     /product="Corrinoid adenosyltransferase"
                     /translation="MSDAQDHKEKMQKVQAEHRKKVSEATDPGRGLVLINTGKGKGKSS
                     AAFGVVIRALGWGQKVAVVQFIKGKWKTGERRFFEDRDLVTWHTMGEGFTWDTQDRERD
                     IAAANAAFDKACALMASGEYDLVVLDEINIALRYEYLSVDQVIEGLKARSDKTSVFLTG
                     RDAPQALRDYADLVTEMTVEKHPFQAGIKAQRGVDF"
     gene            5755..6354
                     /locus_tag="J12_02155"
                     /gene="cobO"
     CDS             complement(6474..6839)
                     /locus_tag="J12_02156"
                     /inference="ab initio prediction:Prodigal:002006"
                     /codon_start=1
                     /transl_table=11
                     /product="hypothetical protein"
                     /translation="MSLRFVTRTVHAYLDYPVAIALMVLPFVLGLGQSNPLALWLSVVT
                     GVAAFVLTVLTDHHLGIWRVLPYKFHLAVDLIVGITFLLAPSLLGFTGIDALFYWLNGA
                     AVVVVISLSAPEQTATA"
     gene            complement(6474..6839)
                     /locus_tag="J12_02156"
     CDS             complement(6951..7901)
                     /locus_tag="J12_02157"
                     /inference="ab initio prediction:Prodigal:002006"
                     /inference="similar to AA sequence:ISfinder:IS4811"
                     /codon_start=1
                     /transl_table=11
                     /product="IS5 family transposase IS4811"
                     /db_xref="COG:COG3039"
                     /translation="MLDLLSDILTRLSLRGTFYFRTSFTPPFGVQVPGFENVARFHFVQ
                     RGELKVHVPASGETLRLKQGDLILIPHGAPHALLCNEVRPFDALPLEQVLQISGYKGDG
                     VLVYGGPDEERDTQLICGHFSFTGPAGRNGTGHMLIDRLPPYILIQNYGEEAGSWIEAT
                     LRMIGSEVSGARIGGDLIALKLSEVLFAQAIRAYLEHQSPDDAALAGFADPRISRALTA
                     FHQSPAQDWSVATLAREAAMSRTAFAQLFAEKMGTTPMQYLTDWRMQIACHGLTESRWN
                     VADAAAEVGYASEAAFSRVFKKQVGVSPAAYRAMH"
     gene            complement(6951..7901)
                     /locus_tag="J12_02157"
     CDS             complement(8017..8883)
                     /gene="ilvE_2"
                     /locus_tag="J12_02158"
                     /EC_number="2.6.1.42"
                     /inference="ab initio prediction:Prodigal:002006"
                     /inference="similar to AA sequence:UniProtKB:O86428"
                     /codon_start=1
                     /transl_table=11
                     /product="Branched-chain-amino-acid aminotransferase"
                     /db_xref="COG:COG0115"
                     /translation="MAGYDDRDGVIWMDGKLVDWREANVHILSHAMHYASSVFEGERAY
                     NGKIFKSREHSERLIASAEALDMPIPYTLDQIEAAKQEALKASGLQDAYIRALVWRGSG
                     EDMGVASAKNPVRMAVAVWPWGAYYGDAKMQGAKLDIAEWKRPSPETIPVHAKAAGLYM
                     ICTISKHKAEAKGCSDALFMDYRGYVAEATGANVFFVKDGEVHTPLADCFLNGITRQTV
                     IQMLKDKGITVHERRIKPEEMADFEQCWLTGTAAEVTPVGQIGDYTFEVGDLTREIAED
                     YEKLVRS"
     gene            complement(8017..8883)
                     /locus_tag="J12_02158"
                     /gene="ilvE_2"
     CDS             9041..9553
                     /locus_tag="J12_02159"
                     /inference="ab initio prediction:Prodigal:002006"
                     /codon_start=1
                     /transl_table=11
                     /product="hypothetical protein"
                     /translation="MSEIRPAPIFGGESLLFLTDEQLRQGIEAMFFAYRGFTADPDRIL
                     SDMAYGRAHHRAIHFINRAPGTTVNNLLGILGVTKQSLNRVLRTLIEDGLVESRVGKVD
                     KRERHLFLTDKGKALEATLSDAQRARMRAAFKDAGPEAVAGFRKVLEAMMDADMRRAYT
                     KLRDTTS"
     gene            9041..9553
                     /locus_tag="J12_02159"
     CDS             9550..10251
                     /gene="ompR_2"
                     /locus_tag="J12_02160"
                     /inference="ab initio prediction:Prodigal:002006"
                     /inference="similar to AA sequence:UniProtKB:P0AA16"
                     /codon_start=1
                     /transl_table=11
                     /product="Transcriptional regulatory protein OmpR"
                     /translation="MSDMDAHLLIVDDDERIRDLLKKFLMRSGFLVTAARDAAHARRVL
                     SGLDFDLIVMDVMMPGEDGVSLTKALRDTHTTPILLLTAKGETEHRIAGLEAGADDYLA
                     KPFEPKELLLRINAILRRMPETPAQEAATKILTLGPIRYDIERGEMWQGDDPVRLTATE
                     SQLMKIFSAQPGEPISRAKLVEDLGRDKGQAQERAVDVQITRLRRKIEQDPKQPRYLQT
                     VRGAGYMLAPD"
     gene            9550..10251
                     /locus_tag="J12_02160"
                     /gene="ompR_2"
     CDS             10320..11246
                     /gene="hdaH"
                     /locus_tag="J12_02161"
                     /EC_number="3.5.1.-"
                     /inference="ab initio prediction:Prodigal:002006"
                     /inference="similar to AA sequence:UniProtKB:Q70I53"
                     /codon_start=1
                     /transl_table=11
                     /product="Histone deacetylase-like amidohydrolase"
                     /translation="MTTALLTHADCLAHVTPDGHPERVARLEHILHALEGLELKRVTAP
                     LAADDDLLRVHPESHIREIQSTRPAEGFAQIDGDTFMSPGSVDAAYRAAGAALRAVDLV
                     LGGEASNAFCAIRPPGHHAESETAMGFCLFGNAALAAKHALDHHGLNRVAVVDFDVHHG
                     NGTQDLLWDEARALVITSQQMPLWPGSGRPDETGAYETVLNMPLAPGSGGAEMRAAYEA
                     EAFPRLRAFRPELIIISAGFDAHQDDPLANLNWSTGDFAWITAELCRIADEVCEGRIVS
                     TLEGGYDLNALAAATRAHVEELMKAAK"
     gene            10320..11246
                     /locus_tag="J12_02161"
                     /gene="hdaH"
     CDS             11243..11485
                     /gene="xseB"
                     /locus_tag="J12_02162"
                     /EC_number="3.1.11.6"
                     /inference="ab initio prediction:Prodigal:002006"
                     /inference="protein motif:HAMAP:MF_00337"
                     /codon_start=1
                     /transl_table=11
                     /product="Exodeoxyribonuclease 7 small subunit"
                     /translation="MTDTPVEQMTFEQAMKELEAVVGQLERGDVALDQSIALYERGAAL
                     KKRCEDELKRAEEKVAAITLDASGQPTGTTPVEGQ"
     gene            11243..11485
                     /locus_tag="J12_02162"
                     /gene="xseB"
     CDS             11486..12352
                     /locus_tag="J12_02163"
                     /EC_number="2.5.1.10"
                     /inference="ab initio prediction:Prodigal:002006"
                     /inference="similar to AA sequence:UniProtKB:Q08291"
                     /codon_start=1
                     /transl_table=11
                     /product="Farnesyl diphosphate synthase"
                     /translation="MFHEQLAQDAARIQDQFDVILGALDDLDVTRAMAYATEGGKRLRG
                     FLVLESARLHGIDASRAIWPATGIEALHAYSLVHDDLPCMDDDDLRRGRPTVHVKWNEG
                     IAVLAGDALQTLAFELCARPEVGNAEIRADLTLTLAKASGAQGMVLGQALDIAAETAAA
                     PLTLDEITRLQAGKTGALIEWSACAGARLAQADPAPLRQYAQALGLAFQIADDILDVEG
                     DAEKAGKRLQKDAEAGKATFVSLLGLDAARSRAAELVEHACAALDVYGAPAETLKQAAR
                     FVIARDS"
     gene            11486..12352
                     /locus_tag="J12_02163"
     CDS             12369..14297
                     /gene="dxs_3"
                     /locus_tag="J12_02164"
                     /EC_number="2.2.1.7"
                     /inference="ab initio prediction:Prodigal:002006"
                     /inference="similar to AA sequence:UniProtKB:Q9KGU7"
                     /codon_start=1
                     /transl_table=11
                     /product="1-deoxy-D-xylulose-5-phosphate synthase"
                     /db_xref="COG:COG1154"
                     /translation="MSDRPNTPLLDLVNRPADLKQFSDAQLHQVAAELRAETISAVSVT
                     GGHLGAGLGVVELTTALHAVFDTPRDKIIWDVGHQCYPHKILTERRDRIRTLRQKDGLS
                     GFTKRSESPYDPFGAAHSSTSISAALGFAVARDLGGVTSEGLGDAIAVIGDGSMSAGMA
                     FEAMNNAGHLKKRLIVILNDNEMSIAPPVGALSSYLSRIYAEEPFHDLKAAAKGAVSLL
                     PEPFREGAKRAKEMLKGMAVGGTLFEELGFSYIGPIDGHDMDQLLPVLRTVRARATGPI
                     LIHVLTKKGKGYAPAEQARDKGHATAKFDVVTGEQKKAPSNAPSYTSVFGKTLVEEAAR
                     DDKIVAVTAAMPDGTGLNLFAERYPSRCFDVAIAEQHGVTFAAALAAGGMKPFCAMYST
                     FLQRGYDQVVHDVAIQRLPVRFAIDRAGLVGADGATHAGSFDVAYLANLPGMVVMAAAN
                     EAELMHMVATAAAHDDGPIAFRYPRGEGVGVDLPERGEVLTIGKGRLIQKGARVALLSF
                     GTRLAEVQKAAEALAARGITPTIADARFAKPLDRDLILDLATKHEALITIEEGAIGGFG
                     SHVAQLLAEEGLFDAGLKYRSMVLPDIFIDQASPADMYAVAGMNAKQIEAKVLSVLGIA
                     TIGEKRA"
     gene            12369..14297
                     /locus_tag="J12_02164"
                     /gene="dxs_3"
     CDS             14503..15012
                     /gene="napF_2"
                     /locus_tag="J12_02165"
                     /inference="ab initio prediction:Prodigal:002006"
                     /inference="similar to AA sequence:UniProtKB:P0AAL0"
                     /codon_start=1
                     /transl_table=11
                     /product="Ferredoxin-type protein NapF"
                     /db_xref="COG:COG1145"
                     /translation="MNKLASRRAFLRGKLRMDKSAIRPPGAEDAEFYDLCTQCDECQEA
                     CPEDIIRFDAQGWPVVKLDVGPCTFCGDCANACPTGALNPEHVADWPWRATVSASCLSM
                     NGVSCRICQDVCDHRAIRFRLQTGGRAEPVLDTDSCTGCGACASACPAGSVSFERHTPP
                     TQEVAL"
     gene            14503..15012
                     /locus_tag="J12_02165"
                     /gene="napF_2"
     CDS             15009..15281
                     /gene="napD"
                     /locus_tag="J12_02166"
                     /inference="ab initio prediction:Prodigal:002006"
                     /inference="protein motif:HAMAP:MF_02200"
                     /codon_start=1
                     /transl_table=11
                     /product="Chaperone NapD"
                     /translation="MNICGCLVHVTPETTQSAKAAIAATNGAEIHAAAEDGRLVVVVED
                     TPEKLASETIMDLHQIPGVISLTLTYHHFEDLAETRPHLNASRQI"
     gene            15009..15281
                     /locus_tag="J12_02166"
                     /gene="napD"
     CDS             15299..17791
                     /gene="napA_2"
                     /locus_tag="J12_02167"
                     /EC_number="1.9.6.1"
                     /inference="ab initio prediction:Prodigal:002006"
                     /inference="similar to AA sequence:UniProtKB:P33937"
                     /codon_start=1
                     /transl_table=11
                     /product="Periplasmic nitrate reductase"
                     /db_xref="COG:COG0243"
                     /translation="MTISESRRTFLKSTAAAATASAAGLPLATGQANAQAATPDIRWDK
                     AACRFCGTGCSVLVGTKDGRVVATQGDPDAPVNRGLNCIKGYFLSKIMYGKDRLTTPML
                     RKTNGEYDKNGEFEPVSWDEAFDVMAAKWKEALAKKGPTSVGMFGSGQWTVWEGYAAAK
                     MMKAGFRSNNIDPNARHCMASAVVGFMRTFGIDEPMGCYDDFEHADTFVLWGSNMAEMH
                     PILWSRLTDTRLTKPGAEVHVLSTYEHRSFELADNGMVFAPQTDLAILNYIANYIIQNG
                     AVNEEFVKNHVNITKTATDIGYGLRDNHPLQQEAENPNVGKMDPISFEEYAEAVSEYTL
                     EYTSELSGVPAAQLERLAQQYADPNRKVMSLWTMGFNQHTRGSWVNSLMYNVHLLVGKI
                     SEPGNSPFSLTGQPSACGTAREVGTFAHRLPADMVVANDKHREICETAWNIPAGTIPPK
                     PGFHAVLQHRKLKDGDLNAYWVQCTNNMQAAPNINEEGYPGYRNPENFIAVSDPYPTVT
                     ALSADLILPTAMWVEKEGAYGNAERRTQFWRQQVKAPGEAKSDLWQVMEFSKRFTVEEV
                     WGEELLATMPEHRGKTMYEVLFANGSVDQFPLSETAEGFDNDESEHFGFYVQKGLFEEY
                     ANFGRGHAHDLAPFETYHQARGLRWPVVDGKETLYRFREGYDPYVPEGAGVKFYGKKDG
                     KASIIFAPYEPAPEEPDAEYDLWLCTGRVLEHWHSGSMTRRVPELHRAYPAAVVYMHPE
                     DARERGLRRGQEIVLSTRRGEVTSRVETRGRNKVPRGLVFMPWFDEGQLTNKLTLDATC
                     PLSKETDFKKCACKVERA"
     gene            15299..17791
                     /locus_tag="J12_02167"
                     /gene="napA_2"
     CDS             17819..18637
                     /gene="napG"
                     /locus_tag="J12_02168"
                     /inference="ab initio prediction:Prodigal:002006"
                     /inference="similar to AA sequence:UniProtKB:P0AAL3"
                     /codon_start=1
                     /transl_table=11
                     /product="Ferredoxin-type protein NapG"
                     /db_xref="COG:COG1145"
                     /translation="MSRVGSPLSPQRRRFLQDSARAAGGCVAAGSLLAWLARDARALPA
                     EALRPPGALPEKDFLSACIRCGLCVRDCPYDTLKLAELGVDAVATGTPYFTARDIPCEM
                     CDDIPCVAACPTGALDPGLDNIDDAKMGVAVLVDQENCLNFLGLRCDVCYRVCPVIDEA
                     ITLETEHNARSGSHAIFIPTVHADRCTGCGVCEKSCVLPEAAIKVLPARLARGSSADHY
                     RKGWEEKEAKGAPVVEGIIDLPDRLPGPGTDNLVAPGGFEPTFNLPEVTQ"
     gene            17819..18637
                     /locus_tag="J12_02168"
                     /gene="napG"
     CDS             18634..19551
                     /gene="napH"
                     /locus_tag="J12_02169"
                     /inference="ab initio prediction:Prodigal:002006"
                     /inference="similar to AA sequence:UniProtKB:P33934"
                     /codon_start=1
                     /transl_table=11
                     /product="Ferredoxin-type protein NapH"
                     /db_xref="COG:COG0348"
                     /translation="MTARAHMPLGQEAIAAKGWLGAHKYLLLRRASQLLFLVLFLLGPW
                     FGIWIVQGTLAGSLTLGVLPLTDPFVFLQSLIAGHWPELTAAIGAVIVLVAYALIGGRV
                     YCSWVCPINPVTDGAHWLHRKLGLQKGWQPKRGTRLWIMATVLIVSGLTGAIAWELVNP
                     ITMLHRGLIFGMGFVWAMVAAIFLFDLFVSRHGWCGHVCPVGAFYGLVGQKAMLRVSAA
                     NRAACDDCMDCYAVCPENHVISPALKGNGNDTPLILSPDCTNCGRCIDVCAEDVFKFTH
                     RFDALTVAPPEPTAAPQPRASRPF"
     gene            18634..19551
                     /locus_tag="J12_02169"
                     /gene="napH"
     CDS             19564..19998
                     /gene="napB"
                     /locus_tag="J12_02170"
                     /inference="ab initio prediction:Prodigal:002006"
                     /inference="similar to AA sequence:UniProtKB:P0ABL3"
                     /codon_start=1
                     /transl_table=11
                     /product="Periplasmic nitrate reductase, electron transfer
                     subunit"
                     /db_xref="COG:COG3043"
                     /translation="MKKPILVGLALIPPLLLGGLALAQSTGVTTLRGADVDEPVVLDQV
                     HRNVEGRLQRNYRQQPPLIPHSIEQYQIDLRTNQCLSCHDWTKAGERNAPTLSMTHYLD
                     REGRELDQIAGTRYFCNQCHVPQADALPLVDNTFEPSSGN"
     gene            19564..19998
                     /locus_tag="J12_02170"
                     /gene="napB"
     CDS             20025..20720
                     /gene="napC"
                     /locus_tag="J12_02171"
                     /inference="ab initio prediction:Prodigal:002006"
                     /inference="similar to AA sequence:UniProtKB:P0ABL5"
                     /codon_start=1
                     /transl_table=11
                     /product="Cytochrome c-type protein NapC"
                     /db_xref="COG:COG3005"
                     /translation="MSDDSQEKQGLIRRLWTWFWSPIAVLSVGFTLLAGFLAGILFWGG
                     FHWALELTNTEEFCVSCHTMETNLGEYRETVHYNNDSGVRAICSDCHVPDEWNHKIKAK
                     IMAVKDVYHELAGTISTPEKYEDHRLAMASAVWKKMKESDSRECRNCHNFDYMDFTLQE
                     TRAASEHQRALDTGMTCIDCHQGIAHSLPPGYLEEYQKISDAVDGEVLQKHAAASGDDI
                     RAFLNKSSD"
     gene            20025..20720
                     /locus_tag="J12_02171"
                     /gene="napC"
     CDS             20734..20991
                     /locus_tag="J12_02172"
                     /inference="ab initio prediction:Prodigal:002006"
                     /codon_start=1
                     /transl_table=11
                     /product="hypothetical protein"
                     /translation="MLEILGTIGGNVLGLPGILGLALGMMTRQLWLGALLGGLVGLIAP
                     LLFAGWQFSHIGTVPLLIAIIVGVCAGSLGTAIRRKGATV"
     gene            20734..20991
                     /locus_tag="J12_02172"
     CDS             complement(21019..21720)
                     /locus_tag="J12_02173"
                     /inference="ab initio prediction:Prodigal:002006"
                     /codon_start=1
                     /transl_table=11
                     /product="hypothetical protein"
                     /translation="MSHEAQKAIARQSLLLRSLPDQHVETLLSHAIWRQYDRGETIFLQ
                     EEKAQAVHVVLEGWVKLFRMTPTGAEAVVSVFTRGDSFGEAVALRNVAYPVSAEAVSAC
                     DVMHIPSPVLISLMKEDPEIGISILAATFTHLHSLVAQLEQLKAQTGAQRVAEFLLNLC
                     DSDTGGCEVSLPYDKMLIAGRLGMKPESLSRAFSRLKAVGVKINRNHAEISDIALLRDY
                     AESDPAENWGR"
     gene            complement(21019..21720)
                     /locus_tag="J12_02173"
     CDS             21907..23130
                     /gene="hemA_2"
                     /locus_tag="J12_02174"
                     /EC_number="2.3.1.37"
                     /inference="ab initio prediction:Prodigal:002006"
                     /inference="similar to AA sequence:UniProtKB:P18079"
                     /codon_start=1
                     /transl_table=11
                     /product="5-aminolevulinate synthase"
                     /db_xref="COG:COG0156"
                     /translation="MDYERFFDQSLEALRGEGNYRVFIDLQRRCGSFPNARQTDGSVQR
                     DVRIWCSNDYLGMGQHPSVIGAMHDALDRCGAGAGGTRNISGTTHDHVLLEAELADLHG
                     KEAALLFTSGYVSNWAALGTLAAKIPGLIVFSDALNHASMIEGIRHSRAQKVIWKHNDL
                     EDLEAKLATADPDAPKMIAFESVYSMDGDIAPIKEICDLADKYGAMTYLDEVHAVGLYG
                     PRGGGIAEREGLMDRLTVIEGTLGKAFGVVGGYIAASAALCDFVRSFASGFIFTTALPP
                     SIAAGAAASIRHLKQSNAERDLQKARVAQVRARLDAEGIPHIPNPSHIIPVMVGDPVKC
                     KFISDTLLEEFGIYIQPINYPTVPKGTERLRITPSPVHTDEDIDHLVGALSALWQRCQI
                     ARQPLAAQ"
     gene            21907..23130
                     /locus_tag="J12_02174"
                     /gene="hemA_2"
     CDS             complement(23184..23471)
                     /locus_tag="J12_02175"
                     /inference="ab initio prediction:Prodigal:002006"
                     /codon_start=1
                     /transl_table=11
                     /product="hypothetical protein"
                     /translation="MPVTSSFPKYSRRRLPNALTRAWVTLLVLSVASALLTVLPIPPEL
                     LGGGILILALAKCRVILARYLDLAASPAWLRGFTMVMTGFALLIFALYLI"
     gene            complement(23184..23471)
                     /locus_tag="J12_02175"
     CDS             complement(23477..24025)
                     /gene="ctaE_1"
                     /locus_tag="J12_02176"
                     /EC_number="1.9.3.1"
                     /inference="ab initio prediction:Prodigal:002006"
                     /inference="similar to AA sequence:UniProtKB:Q9AEL8"
                     /codon_start=1
                     /transl_table=11
                     /product="Cytochrome c oxidase subunit 3"
                     /db_xref="COG:COG1845"
                     /translation="MSDASLIDELPGELLMWVLIISELLVFGAGLIAFMGVRLTDPVGF
                     AEAQSHLYRTGAALNTAVLVTSGYLAAQALHWRRIARRGAARLALIAAAALGVVFLIIK
                     GAEYAGKATQGITYETHPFFLFYYLLTGFHAAHVLAGVAILLLVAWRDDPRNIEAGAQF
                     WHMVDLVWIMLFPVIYLLG"
     gene            complement(23477..24025)
                     /locus_tag="J12_02176"
                     /gene="ctaE_1"
     CDS             complement(24022..25944)
                     /locus_tag="J12_02177"
                     /inference="ab initio prediction:Prodigal:002006"
                     /codon_start=1
                     /transl_table=11
                     /product="hypothetical protein"
                     /translation="MVRIDFEPWEPEETIGKLWHTLASRLDAPEVHVGAAVDLSEVAGR
                     LAVLFRGLGGSPGVELRPVSPEVSRHRLGWRRRLATEVELMPRASFDGEVLRLPDRLAV
                     FPAREANGALYVWLAAAAAHAGTRIDEDDPLRADLHALVAARQMVEAALHNAPGLRPLY
                     TELCKGVLYQRDISGLPPVEAAVEELIRDMLGDPAPLSPKAEQLLALGDDVTAPRGYQH
                     FRPVPLWPELRPVGFSEHNEVENPDTEGPPEESGEKTHRARRRKSDQANRSDSFILHKF
                     EAILSWAEFLNINRRIDDDDPDNAKKAADDQEEIGLGQISKAPPTKLKLHLDLAPEDVN
                     RERLSGRVLYPEWDVRTGQYLPDHVNVLTSDAEIREDAAEFGKDPATARRIRAVKRQFE
                     ALRPGRVMTRGHLDGDQLDIEAAVRAQVDRCANGEGTERIWMQSRPEARDLAVSILLDV
                     SRSTESAVTGRAVIDIEREALAALAWGLNACGDDFAIHAFSSLKRQRVYVQRCKRFDEP
                     MGGLVEQRIASLRPGHYTRLGAAIRHCSADLASQSRKRRLLLIITDGKPNDLDHYEGRH
                     GIEDTCMAIREARRAGQSVFGVTIDKTGKSWFPRMFGQGGFAVIPDPHRLTMALPQIYR
                     QLVGA"
     gene            complement(24022..25944)
                     /locus_tag="J12_02177"
     CDS             complement(25954..26763)
                     /gene="nirQ"
                     /locus_tag="J12_02178"
                     /inference="ab initio prediction:Prodigal:002006"
                     /inference="similar to AA sequence:UniProtKB:Q02441"
                     /codon_start=1
                     /transl_table=11
                     /product="Denitrification regulatory protein NirQ"
                     /db_xref="COG:COG0714"
                     /translation="MDGSMKLNEGAANAPFYLAQGDECDVFCAAYNNDLPVLLKGPTGC
                     GKTRFVAHMAARLGRPLYTVACHDDLAAADLIGRYLLKGGETVWVDGPLTRAVREGAIC
                     YLDEVVEARKDVTVVLHPLTDDRRILPIDRTGEELEAAPGFMLVASYNPGYQNILKTLK
                     PSTRQRFISLEFDFPSPEMEAQVVAQESGLPLERCKPLVRLAGKLRGLKGQDLEEGVST
                     RLVVYAATLIAQGMSTDRAILAAMIEPLTDDEDIKRGLLDLVTAVFG"
     gene            complement(25954..26763)
                     /locus_tag="J12_02178"
                     /gene="nirQ"
     CDS             complement(26769..28136)
                     /gene="norB"
                     /locus_tag="J12_02179"
                     /EC_number="1.7.2.5"
                     /inference="ab initio prediction:Prodigal:002006"
                     /inference="similar to AA sequence:UniProtKB:P98008"
                     /codon_start=1
                     /transl_table=11
                     /product="Nitric oxide reductase subunit B"
                     /translation="MKYESQKIAYAYFAVAMALFAVQVIGGLLAGFIYVFPNFLSELLP
                     FNIVRMLHTNSLIVWLLLGFFGAAYFLIPEETEREIHSPTLAYLQLIILVVGTLGVVVT
                     YVFNLFEGNWLLGKEGREFLEQPKWVKAGIVVAALMFLYNVSLTVLKGKKTAISSILVL
                     GLWGLALLFLFAFYNPGNLSLDKQYWWYVVHLWVEGVWELIMASILAYLMLKLTGVDRE
                     IVEKWLYVIVAAALFSGILGTGHHYYWIGTPGYWQWIGSIFSSLEVIPFFAMMAFAFVM
                     VWKGRRDHPNKAALLWSLGCATLAFFGAGVWGFLHTLHGVNYYTHGTQITAAHGHLAFY
                     GAYVCLNLAIFSYAMPILKNRDPYNQVLNMASFWLMTSGMVFMTFVLTFGGTVQTHMQR
                     VVGEYFMDVQDQIAIFYWMRLGSGVVVVLGALLFIYSIWVPRKEVIEPGASETPAE"
     gene            complement(26769..28136)
                     /locus_tag="J12_02179"
                     /gene="norB"
     CDS             complement(28153..28602)
                     /gene="norC"
                     /locus_tag="J12_02180"
                     /inference="ab initio prediction:Prodigal:002006"
                     /inference="similar to AA sequence:UniProtKB:Q52527"
                     /codon_start=1
                     /transl_table=11
                     /product="Nitric oxide reductase subunit C"
                     /db_xref="COG:COG2010"
                     /translation="MREVMTKSMARNIFYGGSLFFILIFLALSAHSHWYIVNSENSAKL
                     DDSVVRGKHVWEKHACINCHTILGEGAYYAPEVGNVMTRWGVLDDPESAFEALKGWMEA
                     QPTGIPGRRQMPNFNLSDEEIRDLTNFLIWTDNIDAQGWPPNEAG"
     gene            complement(28153..28602)
                     /locus_tag="J12_02180"
                     /gene="norC"
     CDS             complement(28724..29911)
                     /locus_tag="J12_02181"
                     /inference="ab initio prediction:Prodigal:002006"
                     /codon_start=1
                     /transl_table=11
                     /product="hypothetical protein"
                     /translation="MSAVIARIFGEGFRVFFLSAGLYGLFVGGVWGIWLMVQAGAVPAS
                     DTSYAMAPPMWHAHEMIFGYATAALGGFFLTAVPNWTGAPDARARFIAVAAGLWLLGRL
                     AMWYSGVLSPVLVAVCDLAFVPILAAKIATQLIRRPKPQNMVFLLLLSLIWIANLLTHL
                     EWIGVTGDTLDVGLRAGLLTLCSMIAILGGRITPAFTRNAMKRAGAPEEAWPVSVAALD
                     KSAMLIALLLPVSALAFGIGQMTGLVALLLGVVQILRMARWRTVWAMRQPILIALHVGL
                     GMLAFGLILWGLSLLGFGNETAALHVLGIGCVGGTTLAVMSRAALGHSGRALIAPPPMA
                     VAYGLMAAAAILRWVGSDLNTGYLTAMLVVDGLWVGAFALYLIAMWSALTGPRAA"
     gene            complement(28724..29911)
                     /locus_tag="J12_02181"
     CDS             30001..31818
                     /gene="nirS_1"
                     /locus_tag="J12_02182"
                     /EC_number="1.7.2.1"
                     /inference="ab initio prediction:Prodigal:002006"
                     /inference="similar to AA sequence:UniProtKB:P24040"
                     /codon_start=1
                     /transl_table=11
                     /product="Nitrite reductase"
                     /translation="MPQEPLFYWRNFCRSARLTPLPLTFVKDDKGVMSHPRTCLTSKWR
                     VIMSLGISYNKTGRAFGVGLAMLLGSVAAPALAEEPTLSKEAFESSKQLYFERCAGCHG
                     VLRKGATGKSLEPLVETKNADGTVTESGTLKLGQDRLEKIIAWGTEGGMNNFSDVMSEE
                     EIRDMATYIQMEPPKPPEMSLEQMMATRKVYVEPEDYPTEPLHGRNWENFFVVIERDVG
                     KVAVIDGDTKEVLAHIPTGYAVHVLKASEHHKLEEPENPGRFWYTMGRDGKMTKIDLWQ
                     NPENMLVAEVTIGYDARDVAVSGDGKYVIGGAYWPPHFAIVDAETMEPKKVVSTRGYNV
                     DGDYVEEARVAAIYTTPNEPTWIVAVKELGQLWQVDYSDLDNLRIDKIDSAKFLHDGFF
                     DPTGRYFQIAANASNKMVVVDTETHKLEALIDTAPLPHPGPGANWDDPNCGPVAGTTHL
                     GEGTVTVWGNDPEGRPDDAWKVCYEVETDGPGLFIRTHPESDYIWADQTKHPEPEIQQS
                     VQVIDKATGEIVKTIQITEEEGNVAVHFEFNQDGSEVWVSKWNRSTSKEANGEIVIFDA
                     KTLEEIGRVKGLFAPTGKFNVYNRSNHVT"
     gene            30001..31818
                     /locus_tag="J12_02182"
                     /gene="nirS_1"
     CDS             31943..33727
                     /locus_tag="J12_02183"
                     /inference="ab initio prediction:Prodigal:002006"
                     /codon_start=1
                     /transl_table=11
                     /product="hypothetical protein"
                     /translation="MTSEPDKKKPIWRRYFLWGMPVAGIAVAFVAGIIFWGGFNTAMEA
                     TNTKEFCVSCHEMRDFVYEEYTGTIHDVNRSGVGAVCSDCHVPKDWTHKIIRKIKASRE
                     LYGKMVGTINTREKFEAKRVHLAMNEWERMKATDSRECRNCHDFESMMPEFQKPRARQQ
                     HLNAMTVGQTCIDCHKGIAHSDARDRAEEEYLEKLEAPNPDFIREIPAEYLASLERIEA
                     KEAAEAEAEKAARVAQQEAVQAQIAAAVDAAVAEERAKASGEEAAAPAGGGSDVGTNID
                     WAAVPGADLKLFYPGQASFEWVQNGRSHGGARPLTKGGDQCTTCHAKELDTIGNNIVAG
                     GELEPTPIPGKRGVIDATVQAAHDDETLYIRLQWPDAGHNPAPFVDGGKMDPDNQIKVA
                     MMITGTGIEMGDQVGCWASCHADNSYMPFDPGAEAIAANGDVSGRLSTQDTVTKYISES
                     RTEVEIKGRRGKALGGWDKLQAADQIEQYLADGTYLDLMRVYADGSATNGYLLEQRVVN
                     DGEIAASASLDAGMWTVVFTRPLNSGAPGDVPLEAGQTYTVGFAIHDDFAAARFHHVTL
                     DTSLALDDDSAFINVVKQ"
     gene            31943..33727
                     /locus_tag="J12_02183"
     CDS             33782..34183
                     /locus_tag="J12_02184"
                     /inference="ab initio prediction:Prodigal:002006"
                     /codon_start=1
                     /transl_table=11
                     /product="hypothetical protein"
                     /translation="MKPQHLLPALLLLAAPAWAEDTTALCAEAEERYVELFGQPTSAVE
                     DAEVVLMYKYNFCPFERTVKAGTTVRWVNVDKRTSHSVLLKDGSEPESDRLFPEETVEL
                     TFLTPGPQDYLCGPHWETQNMIGMITVEP"
     gene            33782..34183
                     /locus_tag="J12_02184"
     CDS             34384..35145
                     /gene="sumT_2"
                     /locus_tag="J12_02185"
                     /EC_number="2.1.1.107"
                     /inference="ab initio prediction:Prodigal:002006"
                     /inference="similar to AA sequence:UniProtKB:O34744"
                     /codon_start=1
                     /transl_table=11
                     /product="Uroporphyrinogen-III C-methyltransferase"
                     /db_xref="COG:COG0007"
                     /translation="MSGKVFLIGAGPGDPELMTLRALRMLQEADVVVYDRLVSADILNL
                     HADGVRLIPVGKAPKCHTVPQDRINEILVEEARAGHTVARLKGGDPMIFGRGSEEAAHL
                     MANGIPVEYAPGITAAQGASCSTGVPLTHRGLATSVQYVTGHRQADKVLDLDWKRLADP
                     DTTLVVYMGVANIGQIAMGLMTESLPGSTPVLAVGKATTPDEHRMVSRLDRLAADVRAA
                     DLKAPTLFIIGKVVSLYAERSVAELLEQANG"
     gene            34384..35145
                     /locus_tag="J12_02185"
                     /gene="sumT_2"
     CDS             35138..35524
                     /locus_tag="J12_02186"
                     /inference="ab initio prediction:Prodigal:002006"
                     /codon_start=1
                     /transl_table=11
                     /product="hypothetical protein"
                     /translation="MAKLGRRYAAPGSSARQRPTAPRSRSLTSVLLTSAVLVATTAFAA
                     DTLDPNALKRLVHQDCGSCHGLSLKGGLGSDLRSETLEHYDADILTGVILDGIPDTAMP
                     PWRPLISQEEAEWIARYLLEPEAQ"
     gene            35138..35524
                     /locus_tag="J12_02186"
     CDS             35521..36666
                     /locus_tag="J12_02187"
                     /inference="ab initio prediction:Prodigal:002006"
                     /codon_start=1
                     /transl_table=11
                     /product="hypothetical protein"
                     /translation="MKQLIFTLAATLMMTTAQAEPTATGDLGLVIERAKGSVLLVDQSD
                     RAALARIEGLGDLSHASLVYSPDERFAYVFGRDGGLTKVDIVTRQIAGRVVQAGNAIGG
                     AISDDGQLVAVSNYEPGGVRVFDAETLEMVADIPTGSKTIGLVDAPGRRFVFTMWDTGE
                     TWIADFAAGAPAITKIPEMGKNPYDALITANGRTYITGLFGEDGLTALDLWAEMPEPIR
                     VLPNYGRGQEEMPVYKMPHLEGWALTGREFVLPAVGHHEVLWIDADTLTETGRTQTHGQ
                     PVFAMARPDGRQVWVNFAHPLNDTIQVIDSVTKDIIHEFKPGPAVLHMEFTPRGHEVWI
                     SVRDANKVMVYDTQTFEKLREIEADSPSGIFFTARAHRTGL"
     gene            35521..36666
                     /locus_tag="J12_02187"
     CDS             36670..37659
                     /locus_tag="J12_02188"
                     /inference="ab initio prediction:Prodigal:002006"
                     /codon_start=1
                     /transl_table=11
                     /product="hypothetical protein"
                     /translation="MEHITDPADRRLLDEFQRDFPITDRPFQVLAHLLGLDEAEVLNRL
                     VRMRATGRITRVGATIAPGTVSASTLAAVAAPEDRLEQVAALIDAEPGVNHNYQREDDW
                     NLWFVATGPDRQHVDDTLTRISQRTGLRVLDLRLVRPFNIDLGFRMAGDAQAVPNRRKV
                     DRSAMQPGDRGLLQALSTGLPLVAEPYAALAQSLDRDPNEVMARIGALHMAGIVSRLGV
                     IVRHRALGWSANAMVVWDLPSQQIDRAGPALAAHPGITLCYERRPVAGLWPYRLYSMIH
                     ARSRPEARAVLAGAAALPELAGVRHKVLFSTRCFKQTGALIKPKEAAA"
     gene            36670..37659
                     /locus_tag="J12_02188"
     CDS             37656..38105
                     /locus_tag="J12_02189"
                     /inference="ab initio prediction:Prodigal:002006"
                     /codon_start=1
                     /transl_table=11
                     /product="hypothetical protein"
                     /translation="MTLDATDRAILNRMQDDLPLTPHPYAEVARNLGISEADLLTRLAR
                     MKEDRVITRFGPFFDAAAMGGAFCLCAMAVPSADFETVLTKVNAHPEVAHNYERTHRLN
                     MWFVLATETPEGIEAAADAIERETGIKVLRFPKLQEFFIGFRVAA"
     gene            37656..38105
                     /locus_tag="J12_02189"
     CDS             38102..38584
                     /locus_tag="J12_02190"
                     /inference="ab initio prediction:Prodigal:002006"
                     /codon_start=1
                     /transl_table=11
                     /product="hypothetical protein"
                     /translation="MIDAKDREIIEALQGGLPLAPAPYAAVADRLGMDEGTLLDRLAEL
                     KARGVIRRIAAAPNHYKLGMTSNGMTVWDVEDSRIAELGAQIGALPFVTHCYERPRALP
                     DWPYNLFAMVHGADRDEVEEKRAQIADILGDACGAKDILYSTRILKKTGLRLKKKG"
     gene            38102..38584
                     /locus_tag="J12_02190"
     CDS             38588..39802
                     /gene="mftC"
                     /locus_tag="J12_02191"
                     /EC_number="2.-.-.-"
                     /inference="ab initio prediction:Prodigal:002006"
                     /inference="similar to AA sequence:UniProtKB:P9WJ79"
                     /codon_start=1
                     /transl_table=11
                     /product="Putative mycofactocin radical SAM maturase MftC"
                     /db_xref="COG:COG0535"
                     /translation="MFRLTEYMHQLVKPTPVRKRRSGPVKPVVIWNLTRRCNLKCRHCY
                     TVSADVAFPGELSHQQAMETLEDLGQFRVPALILSGGEPLDRFDFFDIATRARKLVPML
                     ALSTNGTKIHGETADRIADVGFSYVGISLDGIGATNDWFRGVEGAFADALRGVRECKRR
                     SIKVGLRFCLTEGTQHHLPDLLQLCDDEGVDKFYLSHLVYAGRGDKNRGEDAEHLRTRK
                     GMDLLLDRAWEAASGGRPLDIVTGNNDADAGYFLNWVRAHFDAEKAAHVREHLAAWGGN
                     SSGLGVANIDNLGRVHPDTYWSDYTVGNVKTAPFSQLWTGGDQMLELLRTRPRPLKGRC
                     GACQLKDVCGGNTRIRALQLTGDPWAEDPACYLSNEEIGVQDAGERLQVTPFRGKSHDP
                     AHQFF"
     gene            38588..39802
                     /locus_tag="J12_02191"
                     /gene="mftC"
     CDS             39777..41402
                     /gene="nirS_2"
                     /locus_tag="J12_02192"
                     /EC_number="1.7.2.1"
                     /inference="ab initio prediction:Prodigal:002006"
                     /inference="similar to AA sequence:UniProtKB:P24474"
                     /codon_start=1
                     /transl_table=11
                     /product="Nitrite reductase"
                     /db_xref="COG:COG2010"
                     /translation="MIRRISSFDTVGSARPASARVVSAGASGGSIFKKMKTGALCAALS
                     VGAAWADAPSDYAEFCASCHGENRLGGVGPALIPETLKRMRGPRVAAVIAEGRAATQMP
                     AFSHELDALQIEELAGWLKSPLESDPEWGEADIMASRTLDEDYVSVDAPVWDSDPMNIT
                     LAVETGDHHVSVLDGDTFEVLDRFETPFAVHGGPKFSPDGRYVFIMSRDGWVQKYDIWA
                     LKQVGRVRAGLNSRNIAMSGDGKWVAVANYLPNSLTLLSTEDLSVAKVIEVKSKKGVPS
                     RVSAVYQAPPRESFVLALKDVPEIWEVFYGANPPQFGLGHDFRIEGQFKNPDPFPVRKI
                     TTPDYLDDFFFDQTYEYVMGASRDGKGGQVIDLVIGHKVADLDLPGMPHLGSGITWKRG
                     DTTVMATPHLTDGTVSVIDMQTWETVKRIKTEGPGFFMRSHENSPYVWADVFFGPNKDA
                     MHVIDKQSLEIVKTLRPAPGKTVAHVEFTKDGSHALVSIWEDDGAVIVYDAQTLEEIRR
                     LPMRKPSGKYNVWNKITFSEGTSH"
     gene            39777..41402
                     /locus_tag="J12_02192"
                     /gene="nirS_2"
     CDS             41359..41622
                     /locus_tag="J12_02193"
                     /inference="ab initio prediction:Prodigal:002006"
                     /codon_start=1
                     /transl_table=11
                     /product="hypothetical protein"
                     /translation="MSGTKSPSRKAPATDGKWPVWKLAILLYPATMLTVAINLFLLGLI
                     LHGIGFSVIRPVPAILWSIPLGVPAAWLAGRWLRGLMDEADG"
     gene            41359..41622
                     /locus_tag="J12_02193"
     CDS             41727..42191
                     /locus_tag="J12_02194"
                     /inference="ab initio prediction:Prodigal:002006"
                     /codon_start=1
                     /transl_table=11
                     /product="hypothetical protein"
                     /translation="MSALTHLHNLPVRAVRAAAGLAGILLLLLQSFAPALASPGQSVWM
                     EICSEGGAVWVEVDLGEGPEDPTAPCPKCAECALCAITSAAPVPEMAQTPQSGIVQFVQ
                     VQNRVSFVLYNSNWLWPETRGPPAATQDITERALRASMASTQLSGGAPWS"
     gene            41727..42191
                     /locus_tag="J12_02194"
     CDS             42182..44359
                     /locus_tag="J12_02195"
                     /inference="ab initio prediction:Prodigal:002006"
                     /codon_start=1
                     /transl_table=11
                     /product="hypothetical protein"
                     /translation="MVVSRAYHLVLAFALSCLMAISADADSLASFLPELEPADLAPGAD
                     AFGPVRDDVKIAPVLKGGETVAWAFLTSDFVGTTGYSGKPIHVVAAIDDDAVLTGVKLV
                     KHSEPIVLIGIPNSRMVELTEGYAGLDLKREAETGGEGHDLDIISGATVTIMVIDDSLV
                     RGGIKVARALGLGGLSPLQAEGPKREVDLAQDAVYDWTTLSGDGSVRRLTLDIGQINAA
                     FEATGDQRAIKRPEPGAPDDTFIDMHMALVSVPSIGKSLLGEAEYQNLLNWLDEGEQAI
                     LVLGRGAYSFKGSGYVRGGIFDRIQLIQGDSSVRFFDKQQRRLGKVAAADAPTFTELDI
                     FKIPADAEFDPAEPFRLQLLVQRAVGAVEKTFLTFDLGYKLPEQYLLPVAAPAVVDDAT
                     GEAAAKAALWQRIWKDRTVEIGVLGVMLLVLTATFFFQFHATMNARVFYWFRIGYLTMT
                     LFFIGWYANAQLSVVNLMALAGSLRTGFSWDAFLLDPLVFIQWFAVAAALLFWGRGAYC
                     GWLCPFGALQELTNKIARALKVPQWTLPWGLNERLWPAKYMIFLGLFGLSFVSIPLAET
                     YAEIEPFKTAIILKFMRDWPFVVFALALLGIGLFVERFYCRYLCPLGGALAIPARIRMF
                     DWLRRYKDCGTPCQTCANECPVQAIHPTGEINPNECVTCLHCQVLYQSESKCPVVIRQL
                     KRRAKTGSVNIKTPLGQPPANHPNAKPQSVS"
     gene            42182..44359
                     /locus_tag="J12_02195"
     CDS             44374..46281
                     /gene="nosZ"
                     /locus_tag="J12_02196"
                     /EC_number="1.7.2.4"
                     /inference="ab initio prediction:Prodigal:002006"
                     /inference="similar to AA sequence:UniProtKB:P94127"
                     /codon_start=1
                     /transl_table=11
                     /product="Nitrous-oxide reductase"
                     /translation="MSEHDKKLNVTRRGLLGASATGAVLAGTGLGSTLMTAKEASAAAN
                     AALEPGELDEYYGFWSSGQTGEVRILGVPSMRELMRIPVFNRCSATGWGQTNESLKVLT
                     EGLLPETKQYLAANGKVTYDNGDLHHPHMSFTDGTYDGRYLFMNDKANTRVARIRCDVM
                     KCDKIIEIPNAHDIHGLRPQKYPRTGYIFANGEHEAPLVNDGEILDDPSQYVNIFTAID
                     GDTMEIAWQVMVSGNLDNTDCDYQGKYAFSTSYNSEMGMNLAEMTENELDHVVVFNLKG
                     IEDAIAAGNYQELNGVKVVDGRKEAGGNLTRYIPIPNSPHGVNAAPDKKHIMINGKLSP
                     TVSVIDVEKVDALFADNADPRSAIVAEPQLGLGPLHTAFDGKGNAYTTLFLDSQVVKWD
                     IAKAIEAFGGADVDPILDKVDVHYQPGHNSTSMGETAEADGKWLISMNKFSKDRFLNVG
                     PLKPENEQLIDISGDKMKVVHDGPTFAEPHDSIIVHRSKVNPVNVWDRNDPMWEEARQQ
                     AAADGVDLEEGAEEPIRDGNKVRVYMTSTAPVFSLEKFTVKQGDEVTLYVTNLDDVDDV
                     THGLCLSNFGIAMEVAPQATASVTFIADRPGVHWFYCQWFCHALHMEMRGRMFVEPRSA
                     "
     gene            44374..46281
                     /locus_tag="J12_02196"
                     /gene="nosZ"
     CDS             46284..47540
                     /gene="nosD"
                     /locus_tag="J12_02197"
                     /inference="ab initio prediction:Prodigal:002006"
                     /inference="similar to AA sequence:UniProtKB:P19843"
                     /codon_start=1
                     /transl_table=11
                     /product="putative ABC transporter binding protein NosD"
                     /translation="MRWSLLIPFLLGSPLWAADWDVPNRAGAINEILAQAAVGDTLRLS
                     PGVYAERLVLDRPITIDGLGQATIDGQGEGSVITVTGPGVTVRGLTVIGSGSGHDGIDS
                     GIQLTKTAHAPVVEDNVLLGNLYGVDIHGAKDSIVRRNRIEGRQDRHMNARGNGVYVWN
                     APGAVVEDNDIRYGRDGIFVNSSKKNTFTGNLFRDLRFAVHYMYADNSVVSDNVSIGND
                     LGYAVMFTSNVTVANNVSIGDREHGVMLNYANKSVITGNVVKGAKEKCTFLYNSNKNEF
                     TDNWFQGCGIGIHFTAGSERNRIVGNAFVGNRTQVKYVSTKWVEWSEDGRGNYWSDFAA
                     FDVDGNGIADAPYRPNDSMDHVLWTQPAAKLLLGSPAVQLVRWSQAAFPALLPGGVMDS
                     NPLMQAPEPPAMKKVPHDG"
     gene            46284..47540
                     /locus_tag="J12_02197"
                     /gene="nosD"
     CDS             47530..48423
                     /gene="nosF"
                     /locus_tag="J12_02198"
                     /inference="ab initio prediction:Prodigal:002006"
                     /inference="similar to AA sequence:UniProtKB:P19844"
                     /codon_start=1
                     /transl_table=11
                     /product="putative ABC transporter ATP-binding protein
                     NosF"
                     /db_xref="COG:COG1131"
                     /translation="MTDKALSIDHVLKDRGKTRVLDDITLSLAPGQRVALLGHNGAGKS
                     TLIKSILGLTPIHGGAIRIGDATPGSAQARRETAYLPEAVSFHPALTGREQLTLFAQLS
                     GAKADVPGLLERVGLSDALDRRIGAYSKGMRQRLGLAQVLLGQPKVALLDEPTSGLDPI
                     SRQDLYAIIDELAAQGTAVLIASHALTEVEARTDRIAIMRKGRMVADDTLNNLSALAGL
                     PIRLKVRASANADALAAELGGNRINGASVELLCTPEDKMEALRRIAGLGDAVADVEMTP
                     PKLEDLYRHYAQEDLQ"
     gene            47530..48423
                     /locus_tag="J12_02198"
                     /gene="nosF"
     CDS             48420..49241
                     /gene="nosY"
                     /locus_tag="J12_02199"
                     /inference="ab initio prediction:Prodigal:002006"
                     /inference="similar to AA sequence:UniProtKB:P19845"
                     /codon_start=1
                     /transl_table=11
                     /product="putative ABC transporter permease protein NosY"
                     /db_xref="COG:COG1277"
                     /translation="MTRFLAITRTEMLILRRNRWLLVATLIMVLFALALTFAGSAPTGT
                     LGVDMLTVSVASMTTLSVYLAPLLALMISFEAIAGDVDRGSLSLLLSYPAGRGEILLGK
                     FTAHLAALAFAMTVGFGTAGAVAAFFGGAGPESLMALARLILTSILLGAVFLALGYLLS
                     ALAKGATAAAGLSAGLWLVFVVLYDLGLLGAVVMDKGGAFTQSVFPWVMVANPADAFRL
                     WNIAATEGVAMASGMTGAAQALPVWAAPASLLLWPVLGFALARLAFRRVEP"
     gene            48420..49241
                     /locus_tag="J12_02199"
                     /gene="nosY"
     CDS             49238..49753
                     /gene="nosL"
                     /locus_tag="J12_02200"
                     /inference="ab initio prediction:Prodigal:002006"
                     /inference="similar to AA sequence:UniProtKB:O68481"
                     /codon_start=1
                     /transl_table=11
                     /product="Copper-binding lipoprotein NosL"
                     /translation="MKRLALIALIALAACKEEVAVAPDPVDLTPDALSYFCQMNIAEHG
                     GPKGQIHLEGYPAPLFFAQVRDMLAYLKSPERDAKITAVYVSDMGVAPSWRQPGISNWI
                     AADGATFVVGADVAGGMGAREVVPFAEPAEAEAFILRYGGSALPLSEVPDTEVLGPVDL
                     DLILETPA"
     gene            49238..49753
                     /locus_tag="J12_02200"
                     /gene="nosL"
     CDS             49750..50646
                     /locus_tag="J12_02201"
                     /inference="ab initio prediction:Prodigal:002006"
                     /codon_start=1
                     /transl_table=11
                     /product="hypothetical protein"
                     /translation="MTRLTRRRFLTISAACAAVPAAASGVAQWRGIALGAPASLRLEGL
                     TDTQAAPIFAAVEAELHRLEDIFSLYRTRSQISRLNRAGRLRDPAPELLEVLSLCSALH
                     DASEGAFDPTVQPLWLALASGAAQAHVDHARQAIGWNKVHIDADEIRLPQPGRSAITLN
                     GIAQGAVTDRIAALLRSYGLRDVLVDMGEVAALGERGGAEPWRVGLAGPDGMIAKRITL
                     RDRAVATSAPDGTRLNGGLGHILNPLGAGPTHRAVSISAPQAAVADGLSTALCVTSPDR
                     TKAVLARFPDARIEMLI"
     gene            49750..50646
                     /locus_tag="J12_02201"
     CDS             complement(50740..51771)
                     /gene="dsdA"
                     /locus_tag="J12_02202"
                     /EC_number="4.3.1.18"
                     /inference="ab initio prediction:Prodigal:002006"
                     /inference="protein motif:HAMAP:MF_01030"
                     /codon_start=1
                     /transl_table=11
                     /product="D-serine dehydratase"
                     /translation="MKAVSNPYQNGTKLADDAPYPSTDISGLGRHRLFCPDFVETPLVD
                     ATALAPVAKLWVKDERPRMGLGSFKALGAAYVIACQADAAADKMLNGRTYVTASAGNHG
                     MSMAAGARVFGADAVVYIAETVPESFADRLRAQNAQVVREGVDYAASMEAAAQAAQQNG
                     WTLLSDSSWEGYTDLPRLLMEGYLQMALETAEQCPEAPTHILLQAGVGGMAGAVAAYAR
                     KVWGDAPQITVVEPGSAPALQASIEAGQCVFADGPDSIMGRLDCKEPSLIALNGLARDA
                     DLFLTLDDSEVVAQLPAMAEAGLDTSASGGAGIAAVMNAAVREALEIGPEARVLCMLTE
                     QPA"
     gene            complement(50740..51771)
                     /locus_tag="J12_02202"
                     /gene="dsdA"
     tRNA            51950..52035
                     /locus_tag="J12_02203"
                     /product="tRNA-Leu"
                     /inference="COORDINATES:profile:Aragorn:001002"
                     /note="tRNA-Leu(taa)"
     gene            51950..52035
                     /locus_tag="J12_02203"
     CDS             52147..52611
                     /locus_tag="J12_02204"
                     /inference="ab initio prediction:Prodigal:002006"
                     /codon_start=1
                     /transl_table=11
                     /product="hypothetical protein"
                     /translation="MPDFRILTRDTLRPLAALSVHDEQSTFVASNLMTIAQSRFEPGSE
                     IYGIWEDETPVGLLAVVDMFHPDADLDEGDDPDGIYIWRLMVDQAHQGKGHGRSALEFA
                     KALAQKKGRANLVISVVDEPGSALALYKRFGFDPTGGIVDGEVEMVMALS"
     gene            52147..52611
                     /locus_tag="J12_02204"
     tRNA            complement(53180..53255)
                     /locus_tag="J12_02205"
                     /product="tRNA-Thr"
                     /inference="COORDINATES:profile:Aragorn:001002"
                     /note="tRNA-Thr(cgt)"
     gene            complement(53180..53255)
                     /locus_tag="J12_02205"
     CDS             53415..54608
                     /locus_tag="J12_02206"
                     /inference="ab initio prediction:Prodigal:002006"
                     /codon_start=1
                     /transl_table=11
                     /product="hypothetical protein"
                     /translation="MSGISQKTYVLDTHRLRDPEQTLAIVRPFLKDMGITRIANLTGLD
                     RVGLPTVMVTRPNSRSVAVSLGKGLSLSAAQASGVMEAIESWHAERIELLLRLCSHADL
                     ARDHVVDVERLPRVTGGQFDPHGAMLWVQGRDLNAGAACWVPYEMVDTDYTTSPVAGQR
                     AFPRTTNGLASGNDVVEASCHAICELIERDATTLWHHRGVTPRVDPDTVDDPRCRQAMD
                     QIVAAGLDLGIWDTTSDIGIASFRCVICEAGEVTGHIGIGDGCHPDRAIALLRALTEAA
                     QTRLTYISGARDDLDPGEFSDEARTWRSRYIRELIDGAPATVCFTDCPSHVTGSFTEDL
                     ELLLTCLSVVGMGQVVTVDLSRPEIDIAVIRAIIPGLEAPHDDPDYVAGPRARAVTA"
     gene            53415..54608
                     /locus_tag="J12_02206"
     CDS             54605..55918
                     /locus_tag="J12_02207"
                     /inference="ab initio prediction:Prodigal:002006"
                     /codon_start=1
                     /transl_table=11
                     /product="hypothetical protein"
                     /translation="MSVVIFVGPTLRPEAVQEHLDATILPPVRQGDVYRVVRDKPRAIG
                     IIDGYFDGVPSVWHKEILWALEQGIPVFGSASMGALRAAELSDFGMIGVGRVFDDYLSG
                     AIMDDDEVAVLHGPAELGFMPLSEPMVSIRATLGMAQTAGVLSEEDAQILLEAAKALHY
                     RDRVWDRVIAAAGTISGLDEFRDWLPAGQVDAKGDDARAMLAQMARYLEADTDTSAAPR
                     VERTLAWRELRDRVNSETTPPDQDARALVDELRLDPDLYARLRDRAALHLLARDEARRA
                     EHRPDRATLRKHMAAHRFGARLPRQADLMEWLQDNDLTLAQYEAILTDRAHKDAAIAAR
                     ADDLDTALLAELRHDGHYGALRDRARRKAERIKGPDRVNGTGRMQSLVWYFETRLDQAV
                     PDDLESYAIALGLDGREAFVDLIEAEFMFCRAEGEPER"
     gene            54605..55918
                     /locus_tag="J12_02207"
     CDS             55931..57241
                     /locus_tag="J12_02208"
                     /inference="ab initio prediction:Prodigal:002006"
                     /codon_start=1
                     /transl_table=11
                     /product="hypothetical protein"
                     /translation="MTIWPDYSENETPGTRFLLYPQSPYLEPNSKPELVEISAPQGTIG
                     PGPSGPRMYAMYPIDKTIPYGTMIEGEDGPEMYLPAWDGYILPPPEPDEFGNFIHIDPD
                     DPAFEAAHLFGAAHFTMDVWEGYFGRPIPWHFERDFERLELSLLPGLDNAHIGWGFLET
                     GGTREHGDEYRPYSLNFDVVAHEIGHAIIYSVIGLPSEEDATGEYYGFHESAADMVALL
                     ASLHFGSVVDEVLKNTRGNLYTYNRLSRFAELSQNAQIRIAANDRTLSDFSHGWSSEHA
                     LSEPLTGAMFDILVDIYHERLVAHDVIDPEMEELSDELEGTDEYNAIMQDLFDEHYAAD
                     PEGFRVALIEARDLLGTYLADAWEKLDPDMLSYFGVERALVMVDQEITGGAFRQIIEGN
                     FRMRDIGLTRPGPRLSKPDGASHAASVRTLSPEVKEP"
     gene            55931..57241
                     /locus_tag="J12_02208"
     CDS             57379..58284
                     /locus_tag="J12_02209"
                     /inference="ab initio prediction:Prodigal:002006"
                     /codon_start=1
                     /transl_table=11
                     /product="hypothetical protein"
                     /translation="MSESLLSFSEVLLFGRELNDLKLKQKSVRLALEIPGALPAQVDVI
                     DGVKVKAHDRILVQSGETENEISGIYKVADVGGNLTLVKRKKVEFQTFVYVQKGRVFKH
                     SFWEQTANSHKRQMFEEQDERRRGRGVNNFMGDQFGGDARLARIYGFAYDGTYYEMPEP
                     TIFLVHGEGESATGGNLPRGFSLENTGGPDTTQQAARAPMNPSVSGVAAADYQIASDIR
                     VWNYDQADYTLRMDIAAGQIEEVLLDVYFEYDAPMMAGAKVSGAKVSGAKVSGAKVSGA
                     KVSGAKVSGAKVSGAKARGE"
     gene            57379..58284
                     /locus_tag="J12_02209"
     CDS             complement(58339..60108)
                     /locus_tag="J12_02210"
                     /inference="ab initio prediction:Prodigal:002006"
                     /codon_start=1
                     /transl_table=11
                     /product="hypothetical protein"
                     /translation="MNTTGSNPTLRQKLGAVLFADVVGYSRLMGENEMDTYNALNSLLS
                     QLEAICQQYQGRVIEVRGDGILALFETATSAVEFSIELHRIAAQHNQNRMAHEQIKFRA
                     GVHMGEVLQDDRGIHGDNVNIAARLQEIAEPERVYVSAAVYEQIRNRLRYGYEFLGPKQ
                     LKNILLPVATYCVRSEVEGATMAATLRPDMQLEVLERPDIPSVAILPFVSQGGGEDDSW
                     VAEGLTDDIIMNLSKFRNLFVIARNSSFFFKTQSMSPHEAARRLNVRYVARGSVRRSSS
                     RIRVTAELLDANTERTIWGERFDRKLDDIFDILDDVTECIVAAMAVMIESHEKQRMVQA
                     VPSDLRAYGSVLQGQHHIFKYTRNDNRKAQHCYESALERDGGYARAAAALSRTLNIDWR
                     YSWTEDPNSALDKALSLALRAVDLDPTDARGFGELGYVQLYRKEHAAALESYKRALSLN
                     PNDADMHSDYADALAHSGDNETAIEHLQQAMRLNPYFPDQYLWHLGGAYYNLKRYDDVI
                     AAVNKMNNPTEGQRVLAASYAHKGDMDMARQIADKHRAAHPNFSLERWTRVQPDLLEDD
                     TQHFLEGLRKAGF"
     gene            complement(58339..60108)
                     /locus_tag="J12_02210"
     CDS             complement(60187..60822)
                     /locus_tag="J12_02211"
                     /inference="ab initio prediction:Prodigal:002006"
                     /codon_start=1
                     /transl_table=11
                     /product="hypothetical protein"
                     /translation="MPDATPRLFRLRPLEKADMETVARWFQDVRDLALFDRTSRVPLNL
                     QQTEQIWEEALSSSRDCGKCWFIIESDSAEPQGMIGLEAISQVNRDAVIPIFIDKSVRR
                     HGVAVRAIALLLDFAFRQLGLNRITSYYRADNHGSRDLISQVGCQVEGTMRQAWFADGR
                     FHDMIVVGMLQQDWAARRQELAQELHTDTVVTFGAPEWSWPPPAHCDE"
     gene            complement(60187..60822)
                     /locus_tag="J12_02211"
     CDS             complement(60951..61250)
                     /locus_tag="J12_02212"
                     /inference="ab initio prediction:Prodigal:002006"
                     /codon_start=1
                     /transl_table=11
                     /product="hypothetical protein"
                     /translation="MKETILEILHVDSPTEALWVFIGLAGQLMFSARFIVQWITSERAK
                     KSVIPMAFWYLSIGGGLILLSYAIYRRDPVFILGQSMGLSIYLRNIFLIRAENR"
     gene            complement(60951..61250)
                     /locus_tag="J12_02212"
ORIGIN
        1 gggacccttg cggatccggc cagccagatc atagtgcgag ccgtggcagg ggcagaacca
       61 gccaccaaag tcaccggcat cacccagagg cacacagccc aggtgcgtac agacgcccat
      121 ctgaacgatc catgcacccg gcgcttcgcc ttcaggcgac ggcatcaccc ggttggcgtc
      181 ggtcgccggt gcgtcagggt tcaggttgaa gttgcgcgcc agcggatccg gcagggcatc
      241 aacgccgtcg gcgtcctgct cctgtgcttc ctggatctcg gcaccggtgc ggtgacggat
      301 aaagacgggt ttacccagcc atttgacggt cagctgtgtg cccggctcaa ccccgctgac
      361 gtcggttcgg atcgaggaca gggcttgaac gtccgccgac gggttcatct ggttgatcag
      421 gggccatacg gctgcaccgg cagtcacgac acctgcgccg ccagcgacgt aatacaggaa
      481 atctctgcgg gtgccttcgt ggtcttctgc gtgggacacg aggttttctc cgattgtctg
      541 gcgcccgcgg acgggcaaat agctcgcgca ccgcacgaat gcggcgtctt aaccgcgctg
      601 tctatcgggg agattagtgt tcgtctagcg gtcataaacg cgcaatacgc cgcatctggg
      661 ttttttatca cagggcatct gacttttttg atgtttcagc gccacatctt ttcgcaagcc
      721 gccgattcga aagggtttga ttcgcccgcg atctccgatt tcgggcagaa tcgatggcgc
      781 gctgcacccc catctcttga ttggtgcaga atcgtgcaag gtgtcacgtt cagattcggc
      841 tttgttcccg tgcaaatgac aggtttgaga tagaccattt attctgcaca caaccaatcc
      901 gtttcctgtt gcacttatta cgcgaatgcc ggacatccga ccccgcgcga acgccgatca
      961 ggagacccca atgtcaaagc cccccttggc cgccgttctg ttaacgattg cattgaccac
     1021 tcaggtcgcc gccgccggtg atccggcgac aggcgaaaaa ctttataacc gctgctcttc
     1081 ctgccacgcg atcatcaaag atggtgaggt tctggtaaaa ggcggcatca ccggaccgaa
     1141 tctctatgga gtcgtgggcc gcgttgccgg atccgagaac gactatcgct atggcagcga
     1201 acgcctgccc atcggcatgt tcaccgatga catgatccgc gccggcgaag aaggccttgt
     1261 ctggaccgaa gacaatatcg ccgcctattc caaggatccc atccggttca ttcaagatta
     1321 tctggatgac gagtccgcac gcccgaacat gagcgtcaaa ctgaagaaag gcgccgaaga
     1381 catcgccgcc tacctagcaa ccttcagtcc ccagtgacct tgatcaccgg cgctggctac
     1441 gccttgtgca ttaaggcggc cagctgcccg gtttcgctgc cgaacccgtc cgccacgtga
     1501 ctagcggcgg cggcccgcac ggcctcagct ttgttctgac ccagcttcca ggtgccctga
     1561 agatcgtcca cctgcatccg gcagggcaca atcatccgca acatcttggc caaagcttcc
     1621 gtggacattt tatcggtgac ccatgggggc ttgggcaaca ggcgccgctc atagaatgcc
     1681 gactggcgct gcagcaaatc caacagatcg tcctgcgggc acagctccag aaccccgctc
     1741 agatgaacgg ccacgtagtt ccaggtcggt acctgatctt cgatgtcata ccagtccggc
     1801 gagatgtacc catccggtcc ctgcaccgcg atcttcgctt gctgcgggtc acgcagcgcc
     1861 cgcacgatgg gattcgaacg caccagatgc agctcggcca cagttccgtc ttcggacaac
     1921 agaaacggca catggctcaa taacggagca ccgccggtag acaccgccag aacgccaaaa
     1981 gcccgatccc gggcgaattc gatatggcgc gcacgatctt cggcgcgaaa catgggattg
     2041 gggtgcatga cgatcctcct gtcaatcctc ttgcagaggc agacgcttct tggcaaggtc
     2101 cgcctcgttc tcagggcggg gtggaattcc ccaccggcgg tatgcgggca tcgacccgta
     2161 agcccgcgag cggccccgca gtgtccacga tccgaaaagt gggaaccggt tttcggacaa
     2221 attgtggaac caccaaaggg tgacaagcag atctggtgag aagccagagc cgacggttac
     2281 agtccggatg aaagagaacg cgcagacgtg ccggtgatgc ggcgcgactg ctcgtgatcg
     2341 ccttgggtga cgtgtctgta aactcaggag atcactatga cacacacccg ctttgctttt
     2401 atcaaggcca actggcattc cgatatcgtc gatcgcgcac ttgagggatt tctacaactc
     2461 atccctgccg agcaggtcga tgtcttcgac gcccccggcg cgttcgagat gccgctactg
     2521 gcccgcgatc tggcccaaac cggccaatac gccgccatcg cctgcgccgc ctttgtcgtt
     2581 gatggcggca tctatcgcca cgatttcgtc gcccaagctg tggtcgacgg cctgatgcgc
     2641 gccgggctgg acagcggcgt tccggtcctg tcggtctcac tgaccccaca tcagtatcag
     2701 gaaaccgacc accacaacgc catctaccga gtgcatttcg tcaaaaaagg ccgtgaggcc
     2761 gcgcaagccg cgctttcgat caccaaaacc cgccagtccc tgaaggccgg gctctgatcc
     2821 gcttcatctg gccaaaaata tctccggggt gaattgagcc ataggctcaa gagggggctg
     2881 gccccctccc ccgcttcacc gaaatccgct tgaggccaag ccccgcgccc gctaatcacg
     2941 atccgcaaag gagcacgccc catgtcgatg aacagctttg gacacctctt ccgcgttacc
     3001 acctggggtg aaagccacgg tcccgccttg ggcgcgaccg ttgatggctg cccgccgggg
     3061 gttgaaatcg acgaaagcat gatccagcgc tggctggaca agcgcaaacc ggggcagaac
     3121 aagttcacca cccagcggcg cgaacccgat caggtgaaaa tcctgtccgg cgtgttcgaa
     3181 ggccagacca ccggtacgcc cgtccaactg atgatcgaaa acaccgatca gcgctcgaaa
     3241 gactacggcg atatcatgga caagttccgt ccgggtcacg ccgatatcac ctattggcag
     3301 aaatacggca tccgcgatta tcgcggcggc gggcgcagtt cggcccgtga aaccgcgtca
     3361 cgggtggctg ctggcggtct ggcgcgagag gcgatcaaac agatcgcgcc caacgtgcag
     3421 atcaccggct acatgaccca gatcggcccg cacaagatcg accgcagcaa tttcgactgg
     3481 tctcagatcg aacagaaccc gttctggacg cccgacgcgc aggccgcgca ggactgggcc
     3541 gcctatctgg acgaactgcg caaatccggc aactcggtcg gcgcagtggt cgaggttgtc
     3601 gcgcgcggcg ttcccgccgg gctgggagcc ccggtttacg ccaagttaga cactgatctg
     3661 gccgccgcga tgatgtcgat caacgccgtc aaaggtgtcg agatcggcga aggcatggcc
     3721 gccgccgaac tgaccggcga ggccaacgcg gatgagattt tcatgggcca gaacggcccg
     3781 caatacagtt cgaaccacgc gggcggcatt ctgggcggca tctcgaccgg gcaggatgtc
     3841 gtggtgcggt ttgcggtcaa gccgacgtcg tcgatcctga ccacgcgcaa aaccatcacc
     3901 aaatccggcg aagagaccga gattatcacc aaaggccgac acgacccctg cgtcggcatc
     3961 cgcgccgtcc ccgtgggcga ggcgatgatg gcctgtgtga tcctcgatca cctgttgctg
     4021 caccgtggtc agatcggcga gaatcgtgga catatcggct gatctgcgca cccggctgcg
     4081 ccgcaccgtc gcgcagcgga tgcagaccga cccggcgcat gatctggccc atctggatcg
     4141 cgtctgggtg aacgcgcagg ccatggcgga tgaacagacc gacagatcgg tgctgctggc
     4201 ggcctgctat ctgcacgatc tggtcaacct gcccaaggat tcacccgacc ggcatctggc
     4261 gtcacgtcaa tccgcggcag aatcagagtc tattctggcg cagctgggct tttcctctgc
     4321 gcagatcagc gccacgcaac atgccatcgc agcgcatagc tattctgcgc aaatccctcc
     4381 cgaaacaccc gaagcgcaga ttttgcgcga cgcagaccgg ctggatgcgc tgggggccat
     4441 tggtatcgcc cgcacgttct cggtatctgg cgcattgggc cgggttcttt acgatccggc
     4501 tgatccgttt gccgacacgc ggcctctgga cgatctgcgg ttctcgttgg atcactggaa
     4561 ggtcaaactg ctgaacctgc cggatgagat tctgactgac acgggccgcc agatcgcgcg
     4621 gcaccgcgcc gaccgcatga tccggtttct ggaggaattc ggggatgaaa tcggccaccc
     4681 gctgcccgat cactggaaat caacctgatt ggtacaatcc cggcgttgat cttttgtcgc
     4741 caaaagcgca gggtccggcc aatggcaaaa tcgttaacat cgcatcgacc catgctggcc
     4801 gtgggtctca aactggctgc gctgatgctg ttcacctcga tgtcggcact ggtcaaagcc
     4861 ctgtccgagg atttccctcc gggtgagctg gtattcttcc gctcgctctt tgccattccg
     4921 gtcatcatcg cctggctgat gtggcgcgga gagctggcgc aaggtttcgt cgtcaagaaa
     4981 cccatgggtc atttctggcg cggtgtcctg ggcaccagcg ccatgggcct gacctttacg
     5041 ggcctcagcc tgctgcccct gcccgaggtc acagcgatcg gttacgccac cccgatcttc
     5101 accctgattc tggccgcctt gatgctgggt gaacgtattc gaatgatccg catcggtgcg
     5161 gtggcactgg ggcttctggg cgttctgatc atgatctggc cccggctcgg cagcactcag
     5221 atggagctgg cggccaccat cggcgcatta tgcgtcctga ccgcaacagt cgcccgcgcc
     5281 tttgtccaga tccacatccg gcaactggtc aaagtcgatc acccggccgc catcgtcttc
     5341 tatttctcga tgaccgcaac cttattgtcg gctttgaccg tgttctgggg atggaagatg
     5401 ccgacgctga atcaggctct gatactgatc acaattggat tgatcggtgg ggtcgcgcag
     5461 attctggtca cctcgtccta tcgctttgga caggcgtcga tgctggcgcc ctatgattat
     5521 gcgaccatgc tgtttgcgat tgtcattggc tatgtctggt tcgacgaact gcccacggtg
     5581 gcgatcctcg ccggcgccgc gctggtcatc gcaggcaata tcgtggtcgt ctggcgcgag
     5641 caccagctgg ggttagagcg gggaaaggcc cgcgcgctga ccgatcacaa accgtgactt
     5701 tacctttcgc aaacttcgct taggttaccc gcgacaatca aaaagggttt cccgatgagc
     5761 gacgcgcagg atcacaagga aaagatgcag aaggtgcagg ccgagcaccg caagaaagtg
     5821 tccgaggcga ccgatcccgg gcgcggtctg gtgctgatca acaccggcaa gggcaagggc
     5881 aaatcctcgg ccgcgttcgg ggtggtgatc cgcgcgctgg gctgggggca gaaggttgcc
     5941 gtggtgcagt tcatcaaggg caagtggaaa actggcgagc gacgcttttt cgaggatcgc
     6001 gatctggtca cctggcatac gatgggcgaa ggctttacct gggacacaca ggaccgcgag
     6061 cgtgacatcg ccgccgccaa cgccgccttc gacaaggcct gcgcgctgat ggccagcggt
     6121 gagtatgatc tggtggtgct ggacgagatc aatatcgccc tgcgttatga atacctgtcg
     6181 gtggatcagg tgattgaggg gctgaaggca cggtcagaca agaccagcgt gttcctgacc
     6241 gggcgcgacg caccgcaggc actgcgcgat tatgctgatc tggtcaccga aatgactgtg
     6301 gaaaaacacc cgtttcaggc tggcatcaaa gctcagcgcg gtgtggattt ctgatactga
     6361 agttttcgtt cggcccgcga gtcacttgac cggtgctgat ggaaaacaga gcctaacaaa
     6421 gggcaagccg cgcaaagctg cgcggcttgt cgaacagcgg atgccggatg tgttcaggcg
     6481 gtggcggtct gctcaggcgc gctgagcgag atcacaacca caacggccgc accattcagc
     6541 cagtagaaaa gcgcatcgat accggtaaat cccagcaggc tgggtgccag caggaaagtg
     6601 atgccgacga tcaggtccac ggccagatgg aacttgtagg gcaacacccg ccagatacca
     6661 agatgatggt cggtcagcac cgtcagcaca aaagcagcga caccggtcac caccgataac
     6721 caaagcgcca gcggattgga ctgacccaat cccagaacaa agggcagcac catcagcgcg
     6781 atggcaaccg gatagtcgag atacgcatga acagtgcggg tgacgaaacg cagggacatc
     6841 tgaacttcct ttcctcaatc agtgatgagg taagaatagg tgcgtccatg cgaacgcagc
     6901 atcccagatc gtttgcgaga tattgcagat cgttcagatt cgacgatgga tcagtgcatg
     6961 gcccgatagg ccgcaggcga cacgccgacc tgcttcttga acacgcgcga aaacgctgcc
     7021 tccgaggcat agccgacctc ggccgccgcg tcggccacgt tccagcgact ttccgtcaag
     7081 ccgtgacagg cgatctgcat ccgccagtcg gtcagatatt gcatgggcgt ggtgcccatc
     7141 ttctcggcga agagctgggc aaaggcggtc cgcgacatcg ccgcctcgcg tgccagcgtc
     7201 gcaacgctcc agtcctgagc gggagactga tggaacgctg tcagcgcgcg cgagatgcgc
     7261 gggtcggcaa acccggccag cgccgcgtca tcggggcttt gatgttccag ataggcgcgg
     7321 atggcctgcg caaacagaac ctcggacagt ttcagggcga tcaggtcgcc accgatccgc
     7381 gcgcccgaaa cctctgagcc gatcatgcgc agcgtcgcct cgatccacga acccgcctct
     7441 tccccgtaat tctggatcag gatgtaaggc ggcagccggt caatcagcat atgtccggtg
     7501 ccattacgcc cggcagggcc ggtgaacgag aaatggccgc agatcaactg cgtatcccgc
     7561 tcctcatccg ggccgccata gaccagaaca ccgtcgcctt tgtaaccgga aatctgcaac
     7621 acctgctcca aaggcagagc atcaaatggc cggacctcgt tacacaacaa ggcatgcggc
     7681 gcgccatgcg gaatcaggat caggtcaccc tgcttgaggc gcagtgtttc gccggatgcg
     7741 gggacatgaa ccttcaactc accgcgttgg acgaaatgaa accgcgcgac gttttcgaag
     7801 cccggcacct gaacgccgaa gggtggcgtg aaagacgtgc ggaaatagaa tgtaccgcgc
     7861 aaggacaggc gggtgagaat atcgctgaga aggtccaaca tggatcataa atatccgctt
     7921 ggtcagccaa gtccacgacg cgggacgatc tgcacaaaaa tttgcacgcc ctgcaacaaa
     7981 aacccccgcc gaagcgaggg tttcagatgt ttccgattac gagcggacca gtttttcgta
     8041 atcctcggca atctcgcggg tcagatctcc gacctcgaac gtgtagtctc cgatctgccc
     8101 gaccggggtg acctcggcgg cggtgccggt cagccagcac tgctcaaaat cagccatttc
     8161 ctcgggcttg atgcggcgtt cgtggacggt gatgcccttg tctttcagca tctggatcac
     8221 cgtctggcgg gtgataccgt tcaagaagca atcggccagc ggggtatgga cctcaccatc
     8281 cttgacgaag aacacattgg cgcccgtcgc ctcggccaca taaccgcggt aatccatgaa
     8341 cagcgcgtcc gaacagcctt tggcctcggc cttgtgcttg gagatggtgc agatcatgta
     8401 aagacccgcg gccttggcat gaaccggaat ggtttcgggg ctgggacgtt tccattcggc
     8461 gatgtccagc ttggcgccct gcatcttggc gtcaccgtaa taggcgcccc acggccacac
     8521 ggcgacggcc atgcgcaccg ggttcttggc cgacgcgaca cccatatcct cacccgagcc
     8581 gcgccagacc agcgcgcgga tgtaagcgtc ctgcaaaccg ctggctttca acgcctcttg
     8641 cttggcggcc tcgatctggt ccagcgtata ggggatcggc atgtccagcg cctcggccga
     8701 ggcgatcagg cgttcggaat gttcccggct tttgaagatc ttgccgttat aggcgcgctc
     8761 accctcgaac accgaggacg cataatgcat cgcgtgtgac aggatgtgca cattggcctc
     8821 gcgccaatcc accagtttgc catccatcca gatgacaccg tcacgatcat cataccccgc
     8881 catgcgaacc tcctgaaccg ggtcaaattt ccaaatattg cgctgattaa gtccgtatcg
     8941 gacataaagt tgcgcaaaaa ctgcgattcg atacctgcgc actcttggaa tgtcaataag
     9001 gctgacataa actgaggccg tattgtgcat gaggcccgtt atgtccgaaa tccgccccgc
     9061 cccgatcttt ggcggagaaa gcctgttatt tctgacggat gagcagttac ggcagggtat
     9121 agaggcgatg ttctttgcct atcgcggctt taccgccgat cccgatcgca ttctgtccga
     9181 tatggcctac ggtcgcgcgc atcaccgggc gattcacttc atcaatcgcg cgccgggcac
     9241 caccgtgaac aacctgctgg gcatcctggg tgtgacgaaa cagtctctga accgggtcct
     9301 gcgcaccctg atcgaagacg gattggtcga aagccgcgtg ggaaaagtgg acaaacgcga
     9361 acgccaccta tttctgactg acaagggcaa ggcgctggag gccactttgt ccgatgcgca
     9421 gcgggcacgg atgcgggcgg cattcaagga cgcgggcccc gaagcagtgg ccggttttcg
     9481 taaagtgctt gaagcgatga tggatgctga tatgcgtcgt gcatatacga aactgcggga
     9541 tacgacttca tgagcgatat ggacgcccat cttctgatcg tcgacgatga cgagcgcatt
     9601 cgcgatctgc tcaagaaatt tctgatgcgc agcgggtttc tggtgactgc agcacgggat
     9661 gcggcgcatg caaggcgggt gctatcgggg ctggatttcg acctgatcgt gatggacgtg
     9721 atgatgccgg gcgaggatgg cgtcagcctg accaaggcgc tgcgggacac ccatacgacc
     9781 cccatattgt tgctgaccgc gaagggtgag accgaacatc gcatcgcggg tcttgaggca
     9841 ggcgccgatg actatctcgc caaaccgttc gagccgaaag agctgctgct gcggatcaac
     9901 gcaatcctgc ggcggatgcc ggaaactccg gcgcaggagg cggcgacgaa gattctgacc
     9961 ctcggcccga tccgttatga catcgaacgg ggcgagatgt ggcaggggga cgatccggta
    10021 cgtctgaccg cgaccgagag ccagttgatg aaaattttct cggcccagcc gggcgagccg
    10081 atcagccgcg ccaagctggt cgaggatctt ggccgtgaca aggggcaggc gcaagagcgt
    10141 gcggtggacg tgcagatcac gcgcctgcgc cgcaagattg aacaagaccc gaaacagccg
    10201 cggtacctgc agaccgtgcg tggggcaggg tatatgctgg cgccggatta aagcgccgct
    10261 gcgcggcaat ttcatgcctt cggcgaggat atttttggcc agatgaacag gggaccccga
    10321 tgaccacagc ccttttgacc catgccgatt gtctggccca tgtaacgccg gatgggcatc
    10381 ccgagcgggt ggcgcggctg gagcatattc tgcacgctct ggaggggctg gagctgaagc
    10441 gggtaaccgc gccattggcg gcggatgacg atctgttgcg ggtacatccc gaaagccata
    10501 ttcgcgagat acagtccaca cgacccgccg agggtttcgc acagatagat ggcgatacct
    10561 ttatgtctcc gggctcggtg gatgcggcct atcgcgcggc gggcgcggca ttgcgggcgg
    10621 tggatctggt gctgggcggc gaggcctcga acgcgttctg cgccattcgc ccgccgggac
    10681 accatgcgga atccgagacg gcaatgggct tttgtttgtt cgggaacgcg gcgctggcgg
    10741 cgaaacatgc gctggatcat cacgggctga accgcgtggc ggtggtggat ttcgatgtgc
    10801 accacggcaa tggcacacag gatctgctgt gggatgaggc ccgagcgctg gtgatcacca
    10861 gtcagcagat gccgctgtgg ccgggatcag gccgcccgga tgaaaccggt gcgtatgaga
    10921 cggttctgaa catgccactc gcccccgggt ccggcggggc cgagatgcgc gccgcgtatg
    10981 aggcagaggc ctttccgcgt ctgcgcgcgt tcaggcccga actgatcatc atttccgccg
    11041 gattcgatgc ccatcaggat gatcctttgg ccaatctgaa ctggtctacg ggtgatttcg
    11101 catggatcac agcggaactg tgcaggatcg ccgatgaggt ttgcgagggc cgtatcgtct
    11161 cgactctgga aggcgggtat gatctgaacg cactggccgc ggcgacacgc gcccatgtgg
    11221 aagaactgat gaaggcagcc aaatgaccga taccccagtt gagcagatga cgttcgaaca
    11281 ggcgatgaaa gagcttgagg ccgtggtggg ccagctggaa cgtggcgatg tggcgctgga
    11341 tcagtccatt gcactgtatg agcgcggggc ggccctgaaa aagcgctgcg aggatgagct
    11401 gaagcgcgcc gaggaaaagg tggccgcgat cactctggac gccagcggtc agccgaccgg
    11461 gacgacgcct gtcgaaggtc agtaaatgtt tcacgaacaa ctggcgcagg atgcggcgcg
    11521 gattcaggat cagttcgatg tgattctggg cgcgctggac gatctggacg tgacccgggc
    11581 gatggcctat gccaccgagg gcggcaagcg gttgcgcgga tttctggtac tggaaagcgc
    11641 ccggctgcat ggcatcgacg caagccgcgc aatctggccc gcaaccggga tcgaagcgct
    11701 gcacgcctat tcgctggtgc atgacgatct gccctgcatg gatgacgacg atctgcgacg
    11761 cggtcgaccc acggtgcatg tgaaatggaa tgagggcatc gccgtgttgg ccggagatgc
    11821 gctgcagact ctggcttttg agttgtgcgc gcggcccgag gttggaaatg ccgaaatccg
    11881 tgcggatttg accctaacat tggccaaggc aagtggcgcg caggggatgg ttctggggca
    11941 ggcgctggat atcgcggccg aaacggcggc tgcgccgttg acgctggatg aaatcacccg
    12001 gctgcaggca ggcaaaaccg gtgccttgat cgaatggtca gcctgtgccg gggcgcggct
    12061 ggcacaggcc gatcctgcac ccttgcgcca atatgcccaa gcccttggcc ttgcttttca
    12121 aatcgccgat gacatcttgg atgttgaggg tgatgccgaa aaggccggaa agcggctgca
    12181 gaaagatgcc gaggcaggca aggcgacctt tgtctcgctt ttgggtctgg atgcggccag
    12241 gtcccgcgct gcggaactgg tcgaacacgc ctgcgccgcg ctggatgtgt acggcgcacc
    12301 ggctgaaacc ttgaagcagg ccgcccgctt cgttattgcc cgggacagct aagccaggaa
    12361 cgcgccaaat gtctgaccgc cccaatacgc ccctgctgga ccttgtgaac cgccccgcgg
    12421 acctgaaaca gttctcggac gcgcaactgc atcaggtggc ggcggagttg cgggccgaaa
    12481 cgatctctgc cgtgtcggtc actggtggtc atctgggcgc gggtctgggc gtggtcgaac
    12541 tgaccacggc gttgcacgcg gtattcgaca caccacggga caagatcatc tgggatgtag
    12601 gccatcagtg ctatccacat aaaatcctga ccgagcgccg cgaccgtatc cgcaccctgc
    12661 gccagaaaga cggcctgagc ggcttcacca agcgcagcga aagcccctat gatccatttg
    12721 gcgcggccca ttccagtacg tcgatcagcg ccgcgcttgg gtttgccgta gcacgcgatc
    12781 tgggcggcgt gacgtctgaa ggtctgggcg acgcgattgc ggtgatcggc gatggctcga
    12841 tgtccgccgg catggccttt gaggcgatga acaacgcggg ccacctgaaa aaacgcctga
    12901 tcgtgatcct gaacgacaac gagatgagca ttgccccgcc agtgggtgcg ctgtcgtctt
    12961 acctgtcgcg catctatgcc gaagaaccgt tccacgatct gaaagctgcc gccaagggcg
    13021 cggtctcgct gttgccggaa cccttccgcg aaggggccaa gcgggccaag gagatgctga
    13081 aaggcatggc ggtgggtggc acactgttcg aggaactggg cttttcctat atcggcccga
    13141 ttgatggtca cgatatggac cagctgctgc cggttctgcg caccgtcagg gcgcgggcca
    13201 cggggccaat cctgatccat gtgctgacca aaaaaggcaa gggctatgcc cccgccgagc
    13261 aggcccgcga caagggtcat gccaccgcca agttcgacgt tgtgacaggc gagcagaaaa
    13321 aggcgccctc caatgcgccc tcctatacct cggtcttcgg caagaccctg gtcgaggaag
    13381 ccgcgcgcga cgataagatc gtggccgtca ctgcggcgat gcccgatggc accggtctga
    13441 acctgtttgc agagcgctac ccctcgcgct gtttcgatgt ggcgattgcg gaacagcatg
    13501 gggtgacctt tgccgcagcg ctggcggcgg gcgggatgaa gccgttctgc gccatgtatt
    13561 ccaccttcct tcagcgcggc tatgatcagg tggtgcatga cgtggccatt cagcgcctgc
    13621 cggtgcgttt cgccattgac cgcgcggggc tggtcggggc cgatggcgcg acccatgcgg
    13681 gctcgttcga tgtcgcctat ctggccaatc tgcccggtat ggtggtgatg gccgccgcca
    13741 atgaggccga gctgatgcat atggtcgcca ccgctgcggc ccatgatgac ggccccatcg
    13801 ccttccgcta tccgcgcggc gaaggggtgg gtgttgacct gccggaacgg ggcgaagtgc
    13861 tgacgatcgg caaaggccgg ctgatccaga agggtgcccg cgtggcgctg ctgtccttcg
    13921 gtacgcgact ggccgaagtg cagaaggcgg ccgaggcgct ggccgcgcgc ggcatcactc
    13981 cgaccattgc cgatgcccgt tttgccaagc cgctggaccg ggatctgatc cttgatctgg
    14041 ccacgaagca cgaggcgctg atcaccatcg aagaaggcgc catcggcggc tttggcagcc
    14101 atgtcgctca gttgctggca gaggagggct tgtttgatgc ggggcttaag taccgctcga
    14161 tggttttgcc cgatatcttc atcgatcagg ccagcccggc ggacatgtac gcggtggccg
    14221 gcatgaatgc caaacagatc gaagccaaag ttctttctgt gctgggcatc gccacgatcg
    14281 gggaaaaacg cgcctgagca tcaggcgtgt aagcgcagcg cgcaaaccga agtgaggcat
    14341 caaatacgcc ggaatagtgc attcctcact cataatattc taatagcgcc caaataataa
    14401 acatttcaga aatgacatag gtcaatttct tgcgcgccgt gctaggctaa cacccgagtc
    14461 aggcaggcca acccctgcca aaaaatcaag ggtcgcgagc gaatgaacaa gctagccagc
    14521 cgacgcgcat tcctgcgcgg caagttgcgc atggacaaat ctgccatccg ccctcccggg
    14581 gcggaggatg cggaattcta cgacctctgc acccaatgcg atgaatgcca ggaagcctgc
    14641 cccgaggaca tcatccgttt tgacgcgcaa ggctggcccg tggtcaagct ggatgtggga
    14701 ccctgcacct tctgcggcga ttgcgccaac gcctgcccga ccggggccct gaaccccgaa
    14761 catgtggcag actggccatg gcgcgccacg gtgtccgcgt cttgcctgtc gatgaacggc
    14821 gtcagttgcc gcatatgcca ggatgtctgc gaccaccgcg caatccgctt ccgcctgcaa
    14881 accggcggcc gcgcagaacc cgtacttgat accgacagct gcaccggctg cggcgcctgc
    14941 gccagcgcct gccccgccgg ttccgtcagc tttgaacgcc acaccccgcc aactcaggag
    15001 gttgccttat gaacatctgt ggttgcctcg tccatgtgac acccgaaacc acgcaaagcg
    15061 ccaaagcagc gattgccgcg acgaacgggg ccgaaatcca cgcggcggcc gaggatggcc
    15121 gccttgttgt tgtggtcgag gatacgccgg aaaaactggc gtccgagacg atcatggatc
    15181 tgcatcagat cccgggcgtg atctctctga ccttgaccta tcaccatttc gaagacctcg
    15241 cggagacccg tccgcacctt aacgcttctc gccagatcta aagccggaga cccatgtcat
    15301 gaccatctct gaatcccgcc ggacctttct aaagtcaacc gccgccgctg cgacagcctc
    15361 ggcagccggc ctgccgttgg cgaccggaca agccaacgct caggccgcca ccccagatat
    15421 ccgctgggac aaagccgcct gccggttctg cggcactggc tgctcggtcc tggttggcac
    15481 caaagacggg cgcgtcgtgg ccacccaggg cgacccggac gcgccggtga accggggcct
    15541 gaactgcatc aagggctatt tcctgtccaa gatcatgtat ggcaaggacc gtctgaccac
    15601 gccgatgctg cgcaagacca acggcgaata cgacaagaac ggcgagttcg agcctgtcag
    15661 ctgggacgaa gccttcgatg taatggccgc caagtggaaa gaggcgctgg ccaagaaagg
    15721 cccgaccagc gttggtatgt tcggttccgg ccaatggacc gtctgggaag gctatgccgc
    15781 cgccaagatg atgaaggcgg gcttccggtc caacaacatc gaccccaacg cgcgccactg
    15841 catggcctcg gccgtggtcg gctttatgcg gacatttggc attgatgagc cgatgggctg
    15901 ctatgacgat ttcgaacacg ccgatacgtt cgtgctctgg ggctcgaaca tggccgaaat
    15961 gcacccgatc ctgtggtctc gcctgaccga cacacgcctg accaaaccgg gtgccgaggt
    16021 gcacgtgctg tctacgtatg agcaccgctc attcgagctg gcagacaatg ggatggtctt
    16081 tgcgccgcaa accgatctgg cgatcctgaa ctatatcgcc aattacatca tccagaatgg
    16141 cgcggtgaac gaagagttcg tcaagaacca cgtcaatatc accaagaccg ccaccgatat
    16201 cggttatggc ctgcgcgaca atcacccgct gcagcaagaa gccgaaaatc ccaatgtcgg
    16261 caagatggac ccgatcagct tcgaggaata tgccgaagcc gtttcggaat acacgctgga
    16321 atacacatcg gaactgtccg gcgtccccgc cgcgcagctt gagcgtctgg cccagcaata
    16381 tgccgatcca aaccgcaaag taatgagcct ttggaccatg ggcttcaacc agcacacccg
    16441 cggatcgtgg gtgaactcgc tgatgtacaa cgtgcacctg ctggtgggca agatttccga
    16501 acccggcaac tcgcccttct cgctcaccgg tcagccttcg gcctgtggca cggcacgtga
    16561 ggtcggcacc ttcgcccacc gcctgcccgc cgatatggtc gtggcaaacg acaagcaccg
    16621 cgagatttgc gaaactgcgt ggaacatccc cgctggcacg atcccaccca aacccggctt
    16681 ccacgccgta ttgcagcacc gcaagctgaa ggatggcgac ctgaatgcct attgggtgca
    16741 gtgcaccaac aacatgcagg ctgcaccgaa catcaacgaa gaaggctatc ccggctatcg
    16801 caacccggaa aacttcatcg ccgtgtccga tccctatccg accgtgacgg ccctgtctgc
    16861 cgacctgatc ctgcccaccg ccatgtgggt cgagaaggaa ggcgcctatg gcaatgccga
    16921 gcgccgcacc cagttctggc gccagcaggt caaagctccg ggcgaggcga agtcggacct
    16981 ctggcaggtc atggagttct cgaaacgctt caccgtcgaa gaggtctggg gcgaggaact
    17041 tctggccacc atgccggaac atcgcggcaa gaccatgtat gaggtgctgt tcgcaaacgg
    17101 ctcggtcgac cagttcccgc tgtctgagac cgccgaaggg ttcgacaacg acgaatccga
    17161 gcatttcggc ttctacgtcc agaaaggcct gttcgaagaa tatgccaatt tcggtcgcgg
    17221 ccacgcgcac gatctggcac cattcgaaac ctaccaccag gcccgcggtc tgcgctggcc
    17281 ggtcgtggac ggcaaggaaa cactctatcg tttccgcgaa ggttatgatc cttacgtgcc
    17341 cgaaggcgcg ggtgtgaagt tctacggcaa gaaggacggc aaggcgagca tcatctttgc
    17401 cccttatgaa cctgcccccg aggaaccgga tgcggaatat gatctgtggc tgtgcaccgg
    17461 tcgtgtgctg gaacactggc attcgggttc gatgacccgt cgggtgcccg aactgcaccg
    17521 cgcctatccc gccgccgtgg tctatatgca ccccgaggac gcgcgcgagc gtggtctgcg
    17581 gcgcgggcag gagatcgtgc tgtccacccg ccgtggtgag gtcaccagcc gggtcgaaac
    17641 ccggggccgc aacaaggtac cgcgcggtct ggtcttcatg ccgtggttcg acgaaggcca
    17701 gctgaccaac aagctgacgc tggacgcgac ctgcccgctg tcgaaagaga ccgacttcaa
    17761 gaaatgcgcc tgtaaggtcg agcgcgcgta aagggcaggc aaggcaaagg taagacccat
    17821 gtctcgtgtt ggctctcccc tctcgccgca gcggcgccgg ttcctgcagg actcggcgcg
    17881 cgcagcgggc ggctgcgtgg cagccgggtc cctgctggcc tggctggcac gggacgcacg
    17941 ggcattgccg gccgaggcgt tgcgcccccc cggtgccttg ccggaaaaag acttcctgtc
    18001 cgcctgtatc cgctgcggat tatgcgtgcg ggactgcccc tatgacacgc tgaaactggc
    18061 cgaactgggg gtcgatgcgg tggccaccgg cacgccgtac tttaccgccc gcgatattcc
    18121 ctgcgagatg tgtgacgaca tcccctgcgt cgcggcctgc cccaccgggg cgctggaccc
    18181 cgggctggac aacatcgacg atgccaagat gggcgtggcc gttctggtcg atcaggaaaa
    18241 ctgcctgaac ttcctcggcc tgcgttgcga tgtctgctac cgcgtctgcc ccgtcatcga
    18301 cgaggcgatc acgctggaaa ccgagcacaa cgcccgttca ggcagtcacg cgatcttcat
    18361 cccgactgtt catgccgatc gctgcaccgg ttgcggtgtc tgcgagaaaa gctgcgttct
    18421 gcccgaagcc gcgatcaagg ttctgcccgc ccggctggcc cgtggcagca gtgccgatca
    18481 ctaccgcaag ggctgggaag aaaaagaagc caaaggcgcg cccgtcgtcg aaggcatcat
    18541 cgacctgccc gatcgcctgc cgggaccggg caccgataac ctcgtcgcac cgggcggctt
    18601 tgaacccacg ttcaatctgc cggaggtcac ccaatgaccg cccgcgcaca tatgccactg
    18661 gggcaggaag ccatcgccgc caaaggctgg ctgggtgccc ataaatacct gctgctgcgc
    18721 cgggcgagtc agctgctctt tctggtgctg ttcctgctgg gcccgtggtt cgggatctgg
    18781 atcgtgcagg gcactctagc cggatcactg acactgggcg tgctgcccct gaccgacccg
    18841 tttgtctttc tgcaaagcct gattgccgga cactggcccg agctgaccgc cgccatcggt
    18901 gctgtcatcg ttctggtggc ctatgcgctg atcgggggcc gcgtctattg ttcctgggtc
    18961 tgcccgatca acccggtcac cgacggcgcg cattggttgc accgcaagtt gggcctgcaa
    19021 aagggctggc aacccaaacg cggcacacgg ttgtggatca tggcaaccgt tctgatcgtg
    19081 tccggcctga ccggagccat cgcatgggag ctggtcaatc cgatcaccat gctgcaccgc
    19141 gggctgatct ttggcatggg tttcgtctgg gcaatggtcg ccgcgatttt cctgttcgac
    19201 ctgttcgtct cgcgccacgg atggtgcggc catgtttgcc ccgtgggcgc gttctatggg
    19261 ctggtagggc aaaaagcgat gctgcgggtc agcgccgcca accgcgccgc ctgcgacgat
    19321 tgcatggact gctacgcggt ctgcccggaa aaccacgtga tctcgccagc cctgaaaggc
    19381 aatggcaatg acaccccgct gatcctgtcg cctgactgca ccaattgcgg gcgctgcatc
    19441 gatgtctgcg ccgaagacgt tttcaaattc acccatcggt tcgacgccct gaccgtcgcg
    19501 ccaccggaac caaccgccgc gccccagccg cgcgcctcga gacctttttg aaggagtgag
    19561 aagatgaaaa agccgatcct tgtgggcctt gccctgatcc cgccgctgct cctcggtggc
    19621 ctggcccttg cacaatctac cggggtcacc actctgcgcg gagccgatgt cgatgaaccc
    19681 gtcgttctgg atcaggttca ccggaatgtc gaaggccgcc tgcagcgcaa ctatcgccag
    19741 cagccgccgc tgatcccgca ctcgatcgag caatatcaga tcgacctgcg caccaaccag
    19801 tgcctgtcct gccatgactg gaccaaagcg ggcgagcgca acgcaccgac cctatcgatg
    19861 acccactatc tggatcgcga aggccgcgag ctggatcaga tcgcgggcac ccggtatttc
    19921 tgtaatcagt gtcacgtacc gcaagcggat gctttgccgc tggtcgacaa cacttttgaa
    19981 ccttcctccg gtaactgaac tcaggtcgaa aaggagagcg cgatatgtcc gacgactccc
    20041 aagaaaaaca agggctcatc cgacgcctct ggacctggtt ctggagcccg atcgccgtcc
    20101 tcagcgtcgg tttcacccta ttggccgggt ttctggcggg catcctgttc tggggtggtt
    20161 tccactgggc gctggagctg accaacacgg aagaattctg cgtatcctgt catacgatgg
    20221 aaaccaatct gggcgagtat cgagaaacgg ttcactacaa caacgattcc ggcgtgcggg
    20281 ccatctgttc cgattgccac gtcccggatg aatggaacca caagatcaag gccaagatca
    20341 tggccgtgaa ggatgtctat cacgagctgg caggcaccat cagcactccc gagaagtatg
    20401 aagatcaccg tctggcgatg gcgtccgccg tgtggaagaa gatgaaggaa tccgacagcc
    20461 gcgaatgccg caactgtcac aatttcgatt atatggactt cacccttcag gaaacccgcg
    20521 ccgccagcga acaccagcgc gcccttgata ccggcatgac ctgtattgac tgtcatcagg
    20581 gcatcgcgca cagcctgccg cccggatatc tggaagagta ccagaagatc tcggacgcgg
    20641 tggatggtga ggttctgcag aaacacgcag ccgcatcagg cgacgacatc cgtgcgttcc
    20701 tgaacaaaag ctcggattaa agcggggaca gagatgttag agatacttgg aaccatcggc
    20761 ggcaacgtgc tgggcctgcc cggcattctt ggtctggcac tgggcatgat gacgcgtcag
    20821 ttgtggctgg gcgccctgtt gggcggtctg gtcggcctga tcgcgccact gctctttgcc
    20881 gggtggcaat tttcccacat tggaacggtg ccgttgttga tcgcaatcat cgttggcgtc
    20941 tgcgccggca gtcttggcac cgccattcgc cgcaagggcg cgacagtctg aacaggtgaa
    21001 cccggcagca atgccgggtt accgccccca gttttccgcc ggatcgcttt cggcataatc
    21061 ccgcagcaac gcgatatccg atatttcagc gtgattgcgg ttgatcttta cgcccaccgc
    21121 cttgagccgc gaaaacgccc ggctcaggct ttcgggcttc atccccagac gaccggcaat
    21181 caacatcttg tcgtatggca gtgatacttc gcagccaccc gtgtcgctgt cacagaggtt
    21241 cagcaaaaac tcggccacgc gctgcgcacc cgtctgcgcc ttgagctgtt ccagctgcgc
    21301 caccagcgaa tgcaggtggg taaaggtcgc agccaggatc gagatcccga tttccgggtc
    21361 ttccttcatc agcgagatca ggaccgggct ggggatatgc atgacatcgc aggccgacac
    21421 cgcctcggcc gagaccggat acgccacatt gcgcagcgcc acggcctcgc caaagctgtc
    21481 gccccgggta aagacgctca caacggcctc ggccccggtt ggtgtcatgc ggaacagttt
    21541 gacccaacct tccagaacca cgtgaacggc ctgtgctttc tcttcctgca ggaagatcgt
    21601 ctcgccgcga tcatactgac gccagatcgc gtggctcagc agcgtttcga catgctgatc
    21661 cggcaaactg cgcagcagca gcgactggcg tgcaattgct ttttgtgcct catgagacat
    21721 gaaaacaccc ctttgtcttt gccgccgatg tctaacgacg tccgtccatc ccggcctcta
    21781 gctatgccag acgcggcgcc ggtgcactac ccttataata cgacgtcaac ttgacaattg
    21841 tcatgttgtg gggcgtgacc ctgtcctatc ttcagcccga agccagtaat ccggggagcc
    21901 cgcaacatgg actacgagcg tttttttgat cagagccttg aagccctgcg aggtgaggga
    21961 aactatcgcg ttttcattga cttgcaacgc cgctgcggat ccttccccaa tgcccgccaa
    22021 accgatggtt ccgtgcagcg ggacgtgcgg atctggtgtt caaacgacta tctcggcatg
    22081 ggtcagcacc catctgtgat cggtgcgatg catgacgcat tggaccgctg cggcgcgggg
    22141 gccgggggca cgcggaacat atcgggcacc actcacgacc acgtgctgct tgaggctgaa
    22201 ctggccgatc tgcacggaaa agaagccgcg cttctcttta cttccggata tgtttcgaat
    22261 tgggcggccc tcggcaccct cgccgcaaaa atcccgggac ttatcgtatt ctccgacgcg
    22321 ctgaaccatg cctcgatgat cgaaggcatc cggcattccc gtgcccaaaa agtgatctgg
    22381 aaacacaacg atctggaaga ccttgaggcg aaactggcca ccgccgatcc tgatgcgccc
    22441 aagatgatcg cctttgaatc ggtatattcg atggacggtg acatcgcgcc gatcaaagag
    22501 atttgcgatc tggccgacaa atacggtgcg atgacctacc tggacgaggt ccacgcggtt
    22561 ggcctttacg gcccgcgcgg cggcggcatc gccgaacgcg aaggtctgat ggatcgcctg
    22621 accgtgatcg aagggacact tggtaaagcg ttcggcgtgg ttgggggcta tatcgcggcc
    22681 tcggcagcgc tgtgcgattt cgtgcgcagc tttgccagcg ggtttatctt taccaccgcc
    22741 ctgccgccgt caatcgctgc cggggctgcg gcgtcgatcc ggcacctgaa acagtcgaat
    22801 gccgagcgcg acctgcaaaa ggcccgcgtg gcacaggtgc gcgcccgtct ggatgcggaa
    22861 ggcattcccc atatccccaa ccccagccac atcatcccgg tgatggtcgg cgatccggtg
    22921 aagtgcaagt tcatctcgga cacgctgctg gaagagttcg gcatctacat tcagccgatc
    22981 aactatccga ccgtgccaaa agggaccgag cggctgcgga tcacgccgtc tccggttcat
    23041 acggatgagg atatcgatca tctggtcggc gcgctgtccg ccctctggca acgttgtcag
    23101 attgcgcggc aaccgttggc agcccagtaa tcaaaagcgc ccctagcgtg agacctcgcc
    23161 gcctcttcgg aggcggcttt ttgtcagatc aggtagaggg caaagatgag gagggcaaag
    23221 ccggtcatca ccatcgtgaa cccccgcagc caggcggggc ttgcggccag atccagatag
    23281 cgggcgagaa tgacccggca ttttgccaag gcgaggatca ggataccgcc gcccagaagt
    23341 tcgggcggga tcggtaacac ggtcagcagc gcggaggcca cgctcagcac cagaagggtg
    23401 acccaggcgc gggtgagtgc gttcgggagc ctccggcggg agtatttggg aaaagatgaa
    23461 gtgacgggca tcgtgttcat cccagcaggt agatcacggg gaacagcatg atccagacca
    23521 gatcgaccat gtgccagaac tgcgcgcccg cctcgatgtt gcggggatcg tcgcgccagg
    23581 cgaccagcaa caggatggca accccggcca gcacatgggc ggcgtggaag ccggtcagca
    23641 agtagtagaa caggaagaac gggtgtgtct cgtaggtgat cccttgcgtg gccttgccgg
    23701 cgtattccgc gcctttgatg atcaggaaca caacgcccag cgcggcggcg gcgatcagcg
    23761 ccagacgggc cgcaccccgg cgcgcgatcc gccgccagtg caacgcctgc gcggccagat
    23821 aacccgatgt cactagcacc gccgtattga gcgccgcccc ggtgcggtag aggtgcgatt
    23881 gcgcctcggc aaaacctacc ggatcggtca ggcgcacgcc catgaatgcg atcagaccgg
    23941 cgccgaacac cagcagttcc gagatgatca gcacccacat cagcaactcg cccggaagct
    24001 cgtcgatcag agaggcatcg ctcatgcgcc gaccagttgg cggtagatct gcggcagcgc
    24061 catcgtcagg cggtgcgggt ctgggatgac ggcaaatcct ccctgaccga acatgcgcgg
    24121 gaaccagctt ttgccggttt tgtcgatggt gactccgaat accgattgcc cggcgcggcg
    24181 ggcctcgcga atggccatac aggtgtcttc gataccgtga cggccctcgt aatggtccag
    24241 atcgttgggc ttgccgtcgg tgatgatcag cagcaaacgg cgtttgcgcg attggctggc
    24301 cagatcggcg gaacaatggc ggatcgcagc accaaggcgg gtatagtggc cggggcgcag
    24361 cgaggcgatg cgttgttcga ccaagccgcc catcggctca tcgaagcgtt tgcagcgttg
    24421 cacgtaaacc cgctggcgtt tcagcgaact gaaggcgtgg atggcgaaat cgtcgccaca
    24481 ggcgttcagg ccccaggcca aagcggccag cgcctcgcgt tcgatgtcga tcactgcgcg
    24541 gccggtgacg gcgctttcgg tcgagcggct gacatccagc aggatcgaca ccgccagatc
    24601 gcgcgcctcg gggcgggatt gcatccagat gcgttcggtg ccttcgccat tggcgcagcg
    24661 gtccacctgc gcccggacgg cggcctcgat atccaattga tcaccgtcca gatggccacg
    24721 ggtcatcacg cggcccgggc gcagcgcctc gaactggcgt ttgacggcgc ggatgcggcg
    24781 ggcggtggcg gggtccttgc cgaactcggc ggcatcttcg cggatctcgg catccgaagt
    24841 cagaacgttg acatgatccg gcaggtactg ccccgtgcgc acatcccatt cgggatagag
    24901 aacccgaccc gacaggcgtt cgcggttcac gtcctcgggt gccaggtcca gatgcagttt
    24961 cagcttggtc ggtggcgcct tggagatctg gcccaacccg atctcttcct gatcgtcggc
    25021 ggcctttttg gcgttgtcgg gatcgtcatc gtcgatgcgc cggttgatgt tcaggaattc
    25081 ggcccagcta aggatcgctt cgaacttgtg cagaatgaaa ctgtcgctgc ggttggcctg
    25141 atcggatttg cggcggcggg cgcggtgggt tttctcgccg gattcctcgg gcggaccttc
    25201 ggtgtcgggg ttttccacct cgttatgttc ggagaacccg accgggcgca gctcgggcca
    25261 cagcgggacg gggcggaaat gctgatagcc gcgcggggcg gtcacgtcat cacccagcgc
    25321 cagaagctgc tcggcctttg gtgacaaagg cgcggggtcg cccagcatgt cgcggatcag
    25381 ttcttcaacc gctgcctcga cgggtggcaa cccggaaatg tcgcgttgat acaggacgcc
    25441 cttgcacagc tcggtataaa gcgggcgcag gccgggggcg ttgtgcaatg ccgcctcgac
    25501 catctgccgg gcggcgacaa gcgcatgcag gtcggcgcgc aacgggtcgt cttcgtcgat
    25561 acgggttccg gcatgggcgg cggcggcggc cagccagaca tagagcgcgc cgttggcttc
    25621 acgcgcggga aacaccgcca gccggtcggg caggcgcaga acttcgccat cgaacgaggc
    25681 acgcggcatc agctcgacct cggttgccag acggcggcgc catcccagac ggtggcgcga
    25741 aacctcgggt gagaccgggc gcaattctac gcccggacta cccccaagcc ctcgaaagag
    25801 gacagccagc cgccccgcga cctcagaaag gtcgaccgcg gctccaacat gcacctcggg
    25861 tgcatcgaga cggctggcaa gggtgtgcca cagtttcccg atcgtttctt cgggttccca
    25921 tggctcgaaa tcgatcctga ccatcggccg gcctcaccca aagacagccg tgacaagatc
    25981 gaggagcccg cgtttgatat cctcatcatc ggtcagaggt tcgatcatcg cggcaaggat
    26041 ggcgcggtcg gtggacatgc cctgtgcgat cagcgtcgcg gcatagacaa ccagacgggt
    26101 ggaaacgcct tcctcaagat cctgaccctt gagcccgcgc agcttaccgg ccagtcggac
    26161 cagcggtttg cagcgctcca gcggcaggcc gctttcctgt gcgacgacct gcgcctccat
    26221 ttcgggcgac ggaaagtcga attccagcga gatgaaccgc tgccgggtcg agggtttcag
    26281 ggttttcagg atattctggt agccggggtt gtatgaggcg accagcatga agccgggtgc
    26341 ggcctcaagt tcttcgccgg tgcgatcgat cggcaggatg cgccggtcat cggtcagcgg
    26401 gtgcaacaca acggtgacgt ctttacgggc ctcgaccact tcgtcgaggt agcagatcgc
    26461 gccttcgcgc accgcgcggg tcagggggcc atcgacccag acggtttcgc cgcccttcag
    26521 aaggtagcgg ccgatcaggt cggcagcggc cagatcgtcg tggcaggcca ccgtatataa
    26581 cgggcggcca agacgggcgg ccatatgggc cacaaagcgg gtcttgccgc agcctgtcgg
    26641 gcctttcaga agaaccggca ggtcgttgtt gtaagcggcg cagaacacat cgcattcatc
    26701 gccttgggcg aggtagaagg gggcgttcgc cgccccctca ttcagtttca tggagccgtc
    26761 catatccatc actccgcagg ggtttcagag gcaccgggtt caatcacctc tttccggggc
    26821 acccagatcg agtagatgaa cagcagcgca ccaagcacca cgaccacacc agagccgaga
    26881 cgcatccagt agaagatcgc aatctggtcc tgtacgtcca tgaagtactc gccaaccaca
    26941 cgttgcatat gggtctgcac ggttccgccg aaggtcagca cgaaggtcat gaagaccatg
    27001 ccgctggtca tcagccagaa cgaggccatg ttcagcacct gattatacgg atcacggttt
    27061 ttcaggatcg gcatcgcata gctgaagatc gccaggttga ggcagacata ggcaccatag
    27121 aaggccaggt gaccatgcgc ggcggtgatc tgcgtgccgt gggtgtaata gttcaccccg
    27181 tgcagcgtgt gcaggaagcc ccagacaccg gcaccgaaga aggcaagcgt tgcacaaccc
    27241 agcgaccaca gcagtgcggc cttgttggga tggtcccggc ggcctttcca gaccatgacg
    27301 aaggcaaagg ccatcatcgc gaagaacggt atcacttcga ggctcgagaa gatcgaaccg
    27361 atccactgcc agtaaccggg cgtaccgatc cagtagtagt ggtggccggt gccaaggatg
    27421 cccgagaaca gcgcggcggc aacgatgaca tagagccatt tttcgacgat ctcacggtca
    27481 acgccggtca gtttcagcat cagataggcc aggatcgagg ccatgatcag ctcccacacg
    27541 ccttcgaccc aaaggtggac gacataccac cagtattgct tgtccaagga caggttgccg
    27601 gggttgtaga aggcgaacag gaacagcagc gccagacccc agaggcccag aacaaggatg
    27661 ctcgagatcg ccgtcttctt gcccttcaga acggtcagcg acacgttgta aaggaacatc
    27721 agcgcggcca cgacgatgcc cgccttgacc catttgggct gctcaaggaa ctcgcgcccc
    27781 tctttgccca gcagccagtt gccttcgaac aggttgaaga cataggtcac gaccacaccc
    27841 agcgtgccga ccacaagaat gatcagctgc agataagcca gcgtgggtga gtggatttcg
    27901 cgctcggtct cttcagggat caggaagtaa gctgccccga agaagcccag cagcagccag
    27961 acgatcagag agttggtgtg cagcatccgc acgatattga acggcagaag ctcgctcagg
    28021 aagttcggga atacatagat gaaaccggcc agaaggccgc cgatcacctg taccgcgaac
    28081 agggccatcg ctactgcgaa gtaggcgtag gcgatttttt gggattcgta tttcattgct
    28141 ccgttccctt tctcagcctg cctcgttggg cggccagccc tgcgcgtcga tattgtccgt
    28201 ccagatcagg aagttggtca ggtcgcggat ctcttcgtcg ctgaggttga aattgggcat
    28261 ctgccggcga ccgggaatgc cggtcggctg cgcctccatc cagcccttga gcgcttcaaa
    28321 ggccgattcc gggtcgtcca gcacacccca gcgggtcatc acgttcccga cttcaggcgc
    28381 atagtaggcg ccctcgccca ggatcgtgtg gcagttgatg caggcatgtt tttcccagac
    28441 gtgcttgccc cgcaccacac tgtcatcgag cttcgccgaa ttctcggagt tgacgatgta
    28501 ccagtgcgag tgggccgaca gggccaggaa gatgaggatg aagaacagtg acccgccata
    28561 gaatatgttg cgagccatgc tctttgtcat gacttctcgc attgcgctct cctttgcgca
    28621 gattagctag tgtgacgaca atggcgactg gggggccggg ctgccttaac gaaagtcaag
    28681 acagccgacg cgatgaagca agttatcaga atgactgaat tgttcaggcc gcgcgcgggc
    28741 ctgtcagcgc cgaccacatg gcgatcaggt aaagcgcgaa ggccccgacc caaagcccgt
    28801 ccaccacaag catcgcggtc agatagccgg tgttcagatc cgatcccacc catctgagga
    28861 tcgcggccgc cgccatcaac ccgtatgcca ccgccatcgg cggcggcgcg atcaacgcac
    28921 gcccgctatg gcccagcgcg gcgcggctca tgactgccag agtcgtaccc ccgacgcagc
    28981 cgatccccag cacgtgcagc gccgcggttt cgttgccaaa ccccagcagc gacaggcccc
    29041 aaaggatcag cccaaacgcc agcatcccaa ggccgacatg cagggcgatc aggatcggct
    29101 gccgcatggc ccagaccgtg cgccagcgcg ccatgcgcag aatttgcacc acgccaagca
    29161 gcagcgcgac caaaccggtc atctgaccga tcccgaaggc cagcgcgctg acaggcaaca
    29221 gcagggcaat cagcatcgcc gacttgtcca gtgcggccac cgagaccggc caggcctctt
    29281 ccggcgcgcc cgcgcgtttc atcgcgttgc gggtaaaggc aggcgtgatc cggcccccta
    29341 ggattgcaat catggaacac agggtcagta acccggcgcg cagccccaca tcgagcgtat
    29401 cgccggtgac cccgatccat tccagatggg tcagcagatt ggcgatccag atcaggctga
    29461 gcagcagcag aaataccatg ttctgcggtt tcgggcggcg gatcagctgg gtcgcgatct
    29521 tcgccgccag aatcggcaca aaggccagat cgcatactgc aaccagaaca ggcgacagca
    29581 ctcccgaata ccacatggcc agacgcccca gcagccaaag ccccgcagcc accgctatga
    29641 atcgcgcgcg cgcgtcgggg gctccggtcc agttcggcac ggcggtcagg aagaacccgc
    29701 caagcgcggc ggtggcatag ccgaaaatca tctcatgcgc gtgccacatt ggcggggcca
    29761 tcgcatagct cgtatccgat gcgggaacgg caccggcctg aaccatcagc cagatacccc
    29821 agacaccacc gacaaacagc ccgtacaggc cagccgacag gaaaaacacc cgaaatcctt
    29881 cgccaaaaat tcgcgcgatg accgccgaca tgactgctct cctcggctct ggtggctttg
    29941 gctccgaccc tagcgagggt cattccggct ttacttaacc gaaatcaagc aggccaaaac
    30001 atgcctcaag aacccttatt ttattggcgg aatttttgtc gctccgcgcg gttaacaccg
    30061 ctcccgttga ctttcgtcaa ggatgacaaa ggcgtgatgt ctcaccctag gacctgcctc
    30121 accagcaaat ggagagtgat catgtcactt ggaatcagct acaacaaaac tggccgcgcc
    30181 ttcggggtcg gtttggcgat gctgctgggc agcgtcgctg cgccagcctt agccgaagag
    30241 ccaaccctga gcaaggaagc ctttgaatcc tcgaaacaac tttactttga acgctgcgcc
    30301 ggttgtcacg gcgtgctgcg caaaggggca acaggcaaaa gccttgagcc tttggttgaa
    30361 acgaagaacg ccgatggcac cgtaaccgag tcgggcaccc tgaaactggg tcaggaccgg
    30421 ctggaaaaaa tcatcgcatg gggtaccgag ggcggtatga acaacttctc ggacgtgatg
    30481 tccgaagaag aaatccgcga tatggcgacc tatatccaga tggagccgcc caagccgccg
    30541 gagatgtcgc ttgaacagat gatggcgacc cgcaaggtct atgtcgaacc cgaagactac
    30601 ccgaccgagc cgctgcatgg ccgcaactgg gaaaacttct tcgtggtcat cgaacgtgac
    30661 gtgggcaagg tggccgtgat cgacggtgac accaaggaag tgctggcgca catcccgacc
    30721 ggttacgccg tgcacgtcct gaaagcgtcc gagcaccata agctggaaga gccggaaaat
    30781 ccgggccgct tctggtacac catgggccgt gacggcaaga tgaccaagat cgacctgtgg
    30841 cagaaccccg aaaacatgtt ggtggccgag gtgaccattg gctatgacgc ccgcgacgtt
    30901 gccgtatcgg gtgatggtaa atacgtcatc ggcggtgcct attggccgcc gcatttcgcc
    30961 atcgtcgacg ccgaaaccat ggagccgaaa aaggtcgtct cgacccgggg ctacaacgtg
    31021 gacggggatt atgtggaaga ggcccgcgtg gccgccatct acaccacccc gaacgagccc
    31081 acatggatcg tggccgtcaa ggaactcggt cagctttggc aggtggacta ctccgacctg
    31141 gacaacctgc ggatcgacaa gatcgacagt gccaagttcc tgcatgacgg gttctttgat
    31201 ccgaccggcc gttacttcca gatcgccgca aacgcgtcga acaagatggt cgtggtcgat
    31261 accgagactc acaagctgga agctctgatc gacaccgcgc cgctgccgca ccccggcccg
    31321 ggcgccaact gggatgaccc gaattgtggc ccggttgccg gtacaaccca cctgggtgaa
    31381 ggcacggtca ccgtttgggg caacgacccc gaaggtcgcc cggacgacgc ctggaaagtc
    31441 tgctatgagg tggaaaccga cggacccggc ctgttcattc ggacacaccc ggaatcggat
    31501 tacatctggg ccgaccagac caagcacccc gagcctgaga ttcagcaatc ggtgcaggtc
    31561 atcgacaagg caaccggtga gatcgtgaaa acgatccaga tcaccgaaga ggaaggcaac
    31621 gtcgccgtcc acttcgagtt caaccaggac ggctccgagg tctgggtttc caagtggaac
    31681 cgctcgacct cgaaagaggc caatggtgag atcgtgatct tcgacgccaa gacgctggaa
    31741 gagatcggcc gcgtgaaggg tctgtttgcc ccgaccggca agttcaacgt ctacaaccgc
    31801 tcaaaccacg tcacctgacg ggtttgaaac caacacagga aagggcgggc ccctcgcccg
    31861 ccctttcttc gtttgagaca tcagccaaac tcaccggcct gccatccaag gccagacaag
    31921 acagccaaaa cggagcccgg atatgacctc cgaaccggat aagaaaaaac cgatctggcg
    31981 ccggtatttc ctgtggggaa tgcccgtggc cggtattgcc gtcgcgttcg tcgccggcat
    32041 catcttctgg ggcgggttca acaccgccat ggaagccacc aacaccaagg aattctgcgt
    32101 ctcgtgccac gagatgcgcg atttcgtcta tgaggaatac accggcacga tccacgacgt
    32161 gaaccgctcg ggcgtgggcg cggtctgttc cgactgccac gtgcccaagg actggacgca
    32221 caagatcatc cgcaagatca aagcgtccag agagctgtat ggcaaaatgg tcggcaccat
    32281 caacacccgc gaaaagttcg aagccaagcg cgtacatctg gccatgaacg aatgggagcg
    32341 gatgaaggcc accgactcgc gcgaatgccg caactgtcac gattttgaat cgatgatgcc
    32401 ggaattccag aaaccccgcg cccgtcagca gcacctgaat gccatgacgg ttggtcagac
    32461 ctgtatcgac tgccacaagg ggatcgcaca ctcggacgcc cgtgaccggg ccgaagaaga
    32521 atatctggaa aagctcgaag ccccgaaccc tgatttcatt cgcgaaatcc ccgccgaata
    32581 cctggccagt ctggaacgga tcgaagccaa ggaagccgcc gaggccgaag ccgaaaaggc
    32641 cgcacgcgtc gcccagcaag aggccgtgca ggcccagatc gcagcagcgg tcgatgcggc
    32701 cgtggctgaa gaacgcgcca aagcctctgg cgaggaagcc gcagcacctg caggcggtgg
    32761 cagcgatgtt ggcaccaata tcgactgggc cgctgttccc ggtgcggact tgaaactgtt
    32821 ctaccccgga caggcctcgt tcgaatgggt ccagaacggc agatcccacg gcggcgctcg
    32881 cccgttgacc aagggcggag atcagtgcac gacctgtcac gccaaggaac tcgacacgat
    32941 cggtaacaat atcgtggccg gtggtgagct tgaaccaact ccgatcccgg gcaaacgcgg
    33001 tgtgatcgat gcgaccgtgc aggccgcgca tgatgatgag accctgtata tccgtctgca
    33061 atggccggat gcgggccaca atcctgcgcc cttcgtcgat ggcggcaaga tggaccccga
    33121 caaccagatc aaggttgcca tgatgatcac cggcaccggg atcgagatgg gcgatcaggt
    33181 gggctgctgg gcctcgtgcc acgcggacaa cagctatatg ccctttgatc cgggtgccga
    33241 agccatcgcc gcaaacgggg atgtctcggg tcggctgagc acgcaggaca cggtgaccaa
    33301 atacatcagc gaaagccgga ccgaggtcga gatcaaaggc cgtcgtggca aggcgctggg
    33361 tggctgggac aagctgcagg ccgccgatca gatcgaacag tatctggccg atggcaccta
    33421 tctggacctg atgcgcgtct atgcggacgg cagcgccacc aacggctatc tgctggagca
    33481 gcgcgtggtc aatgacggcg aaatcgccgc ctcggccagt ctggatgcgg gcatgtggac
    33541 cgtggtgttc acccgtccgc tgaactcggg cgcgcccggc gatgtgccgc ttgaggccgg
    33601 tcagacctat acggtgggct ttgccatcca cgatgacttt gccgccgcac ggttccacca
    33661 cgtgacgctg gataccagcc tggcgctgga cgacgacagc gccttcatca acgtggtcaa
    33721 acaataaggg acaggggccg ggcattccgg ccccttccgt tcagaagagg agacttggac
    33781 gatgaaaccc caacaccttc ttcccgcgct gctgcttctg gccgcgcccg cctgggcaga
    33841 ggacaccacc gcgctgtgtg ccgaggccga ggaacgctat gtcgagctgt tcggtcagcc
    33901 cacctccgcc gtcgaggatg ccgaggtggt gctgatgtac aaatacaact tctgtccatt
    33961 cgagcggacc gtgaaggcgg gcaccacggt gcgctgggtc aatgtggaca aacgcaccag
    34021 ccattcggtg ctgctgaaag acggcagcga gcccgaaagc gaccggttgt tccccgagga
    34081 aacggtcgag ctgaccttcc tcacccccgg accgcaggat tacctgtgcg ggccgcactg
    34141 ggagacacag aacatgatcg gaatgatcac cgtcgaaccc tgagccgagg cagacataca
    34201 ggcagaatga aggggcgcgg gaccaattcc cgcgctcctt aacttatgtc aaggaggttc
    34261 cttttcgatt gcgccagtct gccgtcatga ctcgcccggc tcgcccagca acgtcccaaa
    34321 ttcgctgcgg atttgcgcag gcacaccggg ctccgaagac attcagacca agcgagtgtg
    34381 cacatgagcg gtaaggtttt tctgattggc gcaggtcccg gcgaccccga actgatgacc
    34441 ctgcgcgcgc tgcggatgct gcaagaggcg gacgtggtgg tttatgatcg cctggtctcg
    34501 gccgatatcc tcaatctgca cgccgacggc gtacgcctga tcccggtggg caaggcaccg
    34561 aaatgccata ccgtgccgca ggatcgcatc aatgaaatcc ttgtcgaaga agcccgcgcc
    34621 ggtcacaccg tagcgcgcct gaagggcggc gacccgatga tcttcgggcg cggctcggaa
    34681 gaggcggcgc atctgatggc aaacggcatc ccggtcgaat acgcgccggg aatcactgcc
    34741 gcgcaaggcg catcctgttc caccggcgtg ccgctgaccc atcgtgggct ggcaacctcg
    34801 gtgcaatatg tcaccgggca tcggcaggcc gacaaggtgc tggatctgga ctggaagcgt
    34861 ctggccgatc ccgacacgac gctggtggtc tatatgggcg tcgccaatat cggccagatc
    34921 gccatgggcc tgatgaccga aagcctgccc ggctcgaccc cggttctggc cgtgggcaaa
    34981 gcgaccaccc cggacgaaca tcgcatggtg tcccggctgg atcggctggc ggctgatgtc
    35041 cgcgccgccg acctgaaagc gcccacgctg ttcatcattg gcaaggttgt gtcgctttac
    35101 gccgaacggt ctgtggcaga attgctggag caggccaatg gctaagcttg gacgccgata
    35161 cgctgcgccc ggcagcagcg ccagacaacg cccgaccgcc ccccgcagcc ggtcgctgac
    35221 atcagttctg ctcacctctg ccgtgctggt ggccacaacc gcgttcgctg ccgacacgct
    35281 tgatcccaac gcattgaagc ggctggtcca tcaggattgc ggttcatgcc acgggctgtc
    35341 gctgaaaggc ggtcttggct ccgacctgcg atccgagacg ctggaacatt acgacgcgga
    35401 catcctgacc ggcgtcatcc tcgacggtat ccccgacacc gcgatgcccc cctggcggcc
    35461 cctgatcagt caggaagagg ccgaatggat cgcccgttac cttctggaac cggaggcaca
    35521 atgaaacagc tcatctttac ccttgcggcc accctgatga tgaccaccgc gcaggcggaa
    35581 cccaccgcca ccggagatct ggggctggtg atcgaacggg ccaagggctc ggtcctgctg
    35641 gtcgatcaat ccgaccgcgc ggcgctggcg cggatcgaag ggctgggcga tctgtcccat
    35701 gcctcattgg tctattcgcc cgatgaacgt ttcgcctatg tgttcgggcg cgacggcggt
    35761 ctgaccaagg tcgatatcgt cacccgccag atcgcaggcc gcgtggtgca ggcgggcaac
    35821 gccatcggcg gtgcgatctc ggacgatggg caactggtcg ccgtgtcgaa ctatgaaccc
    35881 ggcggcgtgc gggtgttcga cgccgagacg ctggagatgg tcgccgacat ccccaccggc
    35941 agcaaaacca tcggtctggt cgatgcaccg ggccgccggt ttgtcttcac catgtgggac
    36001 acgggcgaga cctggattgc cgatttcgcc gcaggcgcac ccgcaatcac caagatcccc
    36061 gagatgggta agaaccccta tgacgcgctg atcaccgcaa atggccgcac ctatatcacc
    36121 ggcctgttcg gcgaggacgg cctgaccgcg ctggacctgt gggccgagat gcctgaaccc
    36181 atccgcgtgc tgcccaacta tgggcgcggg caagaggaga tgccggtcta caagatgccc
    36241 cacctcgaag gctgggcgct gacgggccgc gaattcgtgc tgcccgccgt cggccatcac
    36301 gaggttctgt ggatcgatgc cgacaccctg accgagaccg ggcgcaccca aacccacggc
    36361 cagccggtct ttgccatggc ccgacctgac gggcggcagg tctgggtgaa tttcgcccac
    36421 ccgctgaacg acacgattca ggtgatcgat tccgtgacca aggacatcat ccacgaattc
    36481 aaaccgggtc cggcggtact gcatatggag ttcacgccgc gcggacatga ggtctggatc
    36541 agtgtgcgcg acgcaaacaa ggtcatggtc tacgacacgc aaacgtttga gaaactgcgc
    36601 gagatcgagg ccgacagccc atccggcatt ttcttcaccg ctcgcgcgca cagaacgggg
    36661 ttgtaagcga tggaacatat caccgacccc gccgaccgcc gcctgctgga cgagtttcaa
    36721 cgcgactttc ccatcaccga ccgcccgttt caggtgctgg cccatcttct ggggctggac
    36781 gaggccgaag tgctgaaccg tctggttcgc atgcgcgcca caggccggat cacacgggtg
    36841 ggcgcgacca tcgcgccggg gacggtatcg gccagcactc tggccgctgt tgccgcgccc
    36901 gaggaccggc tggaacaagt ggctgctctg atcgacgccg aacccggcgt gaaccacaat
    36961 tatcagcgtg aagacgactg gaatctgtgg ttcgtggcca ccggtccgga ccgccagcat
    37021 gtcgatgaca cgctgacccg catcagccag cgcacagggt tgcgtgtgct ggatttgcgg
    37081 ctggtgcgtc cgttcaacat cgatctgggc tttcgcatgg cgggtgacgc gcaggcggtt
    37141 ccgaaccggc gcaaggtgga ccgttccgcc atgcaacccg gcgaccgcgg gctgttgcag
    37201 gcgctgagca ccgggctacc gctggtcgcc gaaccctatg ccgcgctggc gcaatcgctg
    37261 gatcgcgatc ccaatgaggt gatggcgcgg atcggggcgc tgcacatggc gggcattgtc
    37321 tcgcgccttg gggtcatcgt gcggcaccgg gccctgggct ggtcggccaa tgcaatggtg
    37381 gtctgggacc tgccgtcaca gcagatcgac cgcgccggtc cggcccttgc ggcccatccc
    37441 ggcattaccc tgtgttacga gcgccgcccg gtcgcgggcc tctggcccta tcgtctgtat
    37501 tccatgatcc acgcccgttc gcgccccgag gcgcgcgcgg tactggccgg ggccgccgcg
    37561 ctgccggaac tggccggtgt ccggcacaag gtattgttct cgacccgctg cttcaaacag
    37621 accggcgcgc tgatcaaacc gaaggaggcc gccgcatgac actggacgca accgaccgcg
    37681 ccatcctgaa ccgaatgcag gatgacctgc cgctgacacc gcatccctat gccgaagtgg
    37741 cgcggaatct gggaatttcg gaagctgatc tgctgacccg gttggcacgc atgaaagaag
    37801 atcgcgtgat cacccggttc gggccgttct tcgacgccgc tgccatgggc ggggcgttct
    37861 gtctgtgtgc aatggcggtg ccgagcgcgg atttcgaaac cgtcctgacc aaagtcaatg
    37921 cacatccaga ggtcgcccat aattatgaac gcacgcaccg gctgaacatg tggttcgtgc
    37981 tggccaccga aacgcccgag gggatcgagg ccgctgccga tgccattgaa cgggaaacgg
    38041 ggatcaaggt tctccgtttc cccaaactgc aggaattctt catcggtttc cgggtggcgg
    38101 catgatcgac gcaaaggaca gagagattat cgaagcgctg caaggcggcc tgccgctggc
    38161 gcccgcgcct tatgccgccg tggccgacag gttgggtatg gacgagggca cgcttctcga
    38221 tcgtttggct gaattgaagg cgcgcggtgt catccgccgc atcgctgctg cgcccaatca
    38281 ctataagctg ggaatgacct cgaacggtat gactgtctgg gatgtcgagg acagccgcat
    38341 cgccgaactg ggcgcgcaga tcggtgccct gccctttgtt acccactgct atgaacgccc
    38401 ccgcgctttg cccgactggc cttacaactt gtttgccatg gtccacggtg ctgaccggga
    38461 tgaggtcgag gaaaaacgcg cgcagatcgc ggatatcctt ggcgatgcct gcggcgcgaa
    38521 agatatcctc tattccacgc gcatcctgaa gaagaccggg ctgcgcctga aaaagaaagg
    38581 ctgagacatg ttccgcctga ccgaatacat gcaccagttg gtgaaaccga ccccggtgcg
    38641 caaacgccgc tccgggccgg tgaaaccggt ggtgatctgg aacctgacac gacgctgcaa
    38701 cctgaaatgc cgccattgct ataccgtttc ggcggatgtg gcattccccg gtgagctgag
    38761 ccatcagcaa gccatggaaa cccttgagga tctgggccaa tttcgcgtcc cggccctgat
    38821 cctctcgggt ggggagccgc tggaccggtt cgatttcttc gacatcgcca cacgcgcacg
    38881 caagctggtg ccgatgctgg cgctttccac caacggcacg aaaattcacg gcgaaaccgc
    38941 cgaccggatt gccgatgtgg gattcagcta tgtcggtatc tcgctggacg ggatcggggc
    39001 caccaatgac tggtttcgcg gggtcgaggg tgcctttgcc gatgccctgc gcggtgtgcg
    39061 cgaatgcaag cggcgcagca tcaaggtggg gctgcggttc tgcctgactg aaggcaccca
    39121 gcatcacctg cccgatctgc tgcaattgtg cgacgacgaa ggggtggaca agttctatct
    39181 gtctcacctc gtctatgccg ggcgcggcga caagaatcgg ggtgaggatg ctgaacacct
    39241 gcgcacccgc aaggggatgg acctgttgct ggatcgcgcg tgggaggcgg cttcgggcgg
    39301 gcgtccgctg gatatcgtga ccggcaataa cgatgcggat gcggggtatt tcctgaattg
    39361 ggtccgggcg catttcgatg cggaaaaggc cgcgcatgtg cgcgaacatc tggccgcctg
    39421 gggtggcaat tccagcggtt tgggcgtggc caatatcgac aatctgggcc gcgtgcatcc
    39481 cgatacctat tggtcggatt acaccgtcgg caacgtcaag acggccccgt tttcccagct
    39541 gtggaccggt ggcgatcaga tgctggagct gctgcgcacc cgtccaagac cgctgaaagg
    39601 gcgctgtgga gcgtgccagt tgaaggatgt ctgtggcggc aacacccgca tccgggccct
    39661 gcaactgaca ggcgatccgt gggccgagga cccggcctgc tatctgtcaa acgaagaaat
    39721 cggcgtgcag gacgcaggcg agcgtctgca ggtcacgccg ttccggggga aaagccatga
    39781 tccggcgcat cagttctttt gacaccgttg gctctgcccg cccagccagt gcgcgggtgg
    39841 tgagcgcggg agcctccggc gggagtattt ttaaaaagat gaagacgggg gctttgtgcg
    39901 cagccctgag tgtgggcgca gcctgggctg atgccccatc ggattatgcc gagttttgcg
    39961 cctcgtgcca cggtgagaac cggttgggcg gggtgggtcc ggcgttgatc cccgagacat
    40021 tgaagcggat gcgcgggccg cgcgtggcgg cggtgattgc cgaggggcgc gcggcgacgc
    40081 agatgcccgc gttttcgcat gaactggacg cgttgcagat tgaggaattg gctggctggc
    40141 tgaaatctcc gctggagagt gatcccgaat ggggcgaggc tgatatcatg gccagccgca
    40201 ctctggacga ggattatgtg tcggtagacg cgcctgtctg ggacagcgat ccgatgaaca
    40261 tcacgctggc cgttgagacc ggcgatcacc atgtcagcgt tctggatggc gacacgttcg
    40321 aggttctgga ccggttcgag acgcccttcg ccgtgcatgg cgggccgaag ttcagcccgg
    40381 acgggcgcta tgtcttcatc atgtcgcgcg atggctgggt gcagaaatat gacatctggg
    40441 cgctgaaaca ggtgggacgc gtgcgcgcgg gcctgaacag ccgtaacatc gccatgtcgg
    40501 gggatggcaa atgggtggcg gtggcgaatt acctgccgaa ctcgctgacg ttgctttcga
    40561 ccgaagatct gtcagtggcg aaagtcattg aagtcaaaag caaaaagggc gtccccagcc
    40621 gagtctcggc cgtgtatcag gcaccgccgc gggagagctt tgtgctggcg ttgaaggatg
    40681 tccccgagat ctgggaggtc ttctacgggg ccaatccgcc gcagtttggg ctgggccatg
    40741 atttccgcat cgaaggacag ttcaaaaacc ccgatccctt ccctgtacgc aaaatcacta
    40801 cgcccgatta tctggacgat ttctttttcg atcagaccta tgaatacgtc atgggtgcgt
    40861 cccgagacgg caagggtggg caagtgatcg atctggtgat cgggcacaag gtggccgatc
    40921 tggacctgcc cgggatgcct catttaggtt cggggattac gtggaaacgt ggcgatacca
    40981 ccgtgatggc gacgccgcat ctaaccgatg gcaccgtgtc ggtgatcgac atgcagacat
    41041 gggaaaccgt caagcggatc aagaccgaag ggccggggtt tttcatgcgc agccatgaga
    41101 attcacctta cgtctgggct gatgttttct ttggcccgaa caaggatgcc atgcacgtga
    41161 tcgacaagca aagccttgaa atcgtgaaaa ctttgcgtcc cgcgccgggc aagaccgttg
    41221 ctcatgttga gtttaccaag gatggcagtc acgcgctggt ttcgatctgg gaggatgatg
    41281 gcgcggtgat cgtctatgac gcgcagacgc tggaagagat acgccgcctg ccgatgcgca
    41341 aaccgtctgg gaagtacaat gtctggaaca aaatcacctt ctcggaaggc accagccact
    41401 gatggcaaat ggccggtctg gaaactggcc atcttgctgt atccggccac gatgctgacc
    41461 gtggcgatca acctgttcct gctgggtttg atcctgcacg gcatcggatt cagcgtgatc
    41521 cgcccggttc cggcgatcct gtggtcgatc cctctgggcg ttccggccgc gtggttggcg
    41581 gggcgctggt tgcggggcct gatggatgag gcagacggtt gatttcaatc cataaaatcg
    41641 gaaagtcgca ccacctgacc taagtcaagt atcgcaccga gagaatcctc tagaacgcag
    41701 gcatagcttc ccgagtcgga gtctccatgt ccgccctgac ccatctgcac aatctccctg
    41761 tccgcgcggt tcgcgcggca gccgggttgg cgggcatact ccttctgttg ttgcagagct
    41821 ttgctccggc gctggcgagt cccggtcaaa gtgtctggat ggagatctgc tcggagggcg
    41881 gcgcggtctg ggtcgaggtt gaccttggag aaggccccga agatccgacc gcgccctgcc
    41941 cgaaatgcgc cgaatgcgcg ctgtgcgcga tcacaagcgc ggcacccgtt ccggagatgg
    42001 cgcaaacgcc gcagtccgga atcgtccaat ttgtacaggt ccaaaaccgt gtatctttcg
    42061 tgttgtacaa ctcgaattgg ctgtggcccg aaacccgggg acccccagcc gcgacccaag
    42121 acataacgga acgcgccctg cgcgcgtcca tggcgtccac ccaactatcc ggaggtgcgc
    42181 cgtggtcgta agtcgcgcat accaccttgt gctggccttt gccctgtcct gtctgatggc
    42241 gatcagcgcc gatgccgaca gccttgccag cttcctgccc gagcttgagc ccgccgatct
    42301 ggcgcccggt gccgatgcct ttggcccggt gcgcgatgac gtcaagattg cgcccgtcct
    42361 gaagggcggc gagaccgtgg cctgggcttt tctgacatcc gatttcgttg gcaccaccgg
    42421 ctattccggc aagcccatcc atgtggttgc ggccatagac gatgatgcgg tgctgaccgg
    42481 ggtgaagctg gtcaagcact cggaacccat cgtgctgatc ggcatcccca attcgcgcat
    42541 ggttgagctg accgaaggtt atgccggtct ggacctcaaa cgcgaagccg agaccggggg
    42601 cgaggggcat gacctcgaca tcatctcggg ggcgacggtg acgatcatgg tgatcgacga
    42661 cagcctcgtg cgcggcggca tcaaggtggc gcgggcgctg gggctgggcg gtttgtctcc
    42721 gctgcaggcc gaagggccga agcgcgaggt cgatctggca caggatgcgg tgtacgactg
    42781 gaccaccctg tcgggtgacg gctcggtccg gcggctgacg ctggatatcg ggcagatcaa
    42841 cgcggcgttt gaggccaccg gtgatcaacg ggccatcaaa cgcccggaac cgggcgcgcc
    42901 ggatgatacc tttatcgaca tgcatatggc gctggtctcg gtgccgtcga tcggcaaatc
    42961 gctgctgggc gaggccgaat atcagaacct gttgaactgg ctggacgagg gcgagcaagc
    43021 cattctggtg ctggggcgcg gggcctacag cttcaaggga tcgggctatg tgcggggcgg
    43081 tatctttgac cggatacagc tgatccaggg cgacagctcg gtccggttct tcgacaagca
    43141 acagcgccgg ttgggcaagg ttgcggcagc ggatgcgccc accttcaccg aactcgacat
    43201 cttcaaaatc cccgccgatg ccgagttcga tccggccgag ccgttccgcc tgcaactgct
    43261 ggtgcaaagg gccgtgggcg cagtagaaaa gacattcctg accttcgatc tgggctacaa
    43321 gctgccggaa cagtacctgt tgccggtcgc cgcacctgcg gtggtcgatg acgccaccgg
    43381 cgaggccgcc gccaaggccg cgctatggca gcgcatctgg aaggaccgca ccgtcgagat
    43441 cggggtgctg ggtgtgatgt tgctggtgct gacggcgacg ttcttcttcc agttccacgc
    43501 caccatgaac gcccgcgtct tttactggtt ccgcatcggc tatctgacca tgacgctgtt
    43561 cttcatcggc tggtacgcca atgcacagct gagtgtggtg aacctgatgg cgctggcggg
    43621 cagcctgcgc accggcttta gctgggatgc cttcctgctg gacccgctgg tcttcattca
    43681 gtggttcgcc gtggccgccg cgctgctgtt ctggggacgc ggggcctatt gcggctggct
    43741 gtgcccgttc ggcgcgctgc aggaactgac caacaagatc gcgcgtgcgc tgaaggtgcc
    43801 gcaatggacc ctgccctggg gcctgaacga acggctgtgg ccggcgaaat acatgatctt
    43861 ccttggactc ttcgggctca gctttgtgtc gatcccgctg gccgagacct atgccgaaat
    43921 cgagccattc aagaccgcga tcattctgaa attcatgcgc gactggccgt ttgtggtctt
    43981 tgcgcttgcc ctgctgggga tcgggctgtt cgtcgaacgg ttctactgcc gctatctctg
    44041 cccgttgggc ggcgcgctgg cgatccctgc ccgtattcgc atgttcgact ggctgcgccg
    44101 ctacaaggat tgcggcacgc cgtgtcagac ctgcgccaac gaatgccccg ttcaggccat
    44161 ccaccccacc ggtgagatca acccgaacga gtgcgtcacc tgcctgcatt gtcaggtgct
    44221 ctatcagtcc gagagcaaat gtcccgtcgt tatccgccag cttaaacggc gggccaagac
    44281 agggtcggtc aacatcaaga ccccgctcgg acaaccaccg gcgaaccatc cgaacgccaa
    44341 accgcaatct gtttcctaaa aggaggaacg atcatgtcgg aacacgataa gaaactgaac
    44401 gtcacacgcc gcgggctgct gggtgcatct gcaaccggcg ccgtgctggc cggaaccggt
    44461 ctgggcagca ccctgatgac cgcgaaagag gccagcgccg ccgccaatgc cgcgctggag
    44521 cccggtgagc tggacgaata ttacggcttc tggtcctcgg gtcagaccgg cgaggtgcgc
    44581 atccttggcg tgccgtccat gcgcgagctg atgcgcattc cggtgttcaa ccgctgctcg
    44641 gccaccggct ggggccagac caacgagtcg ctgaaagtgc tgaccgaagg gctgctgccc
    44701 gagaccaagc agtatctggc cgccaacggc aaggtcacct atgacaatgg cgacctgcac
    44761 cacccgcata tgtccttcac cgatggaacc tatgacggtc gctatctgtt catgaacgac
    44821 aaggccaaca cccgcgtggc gcgtatccgc tgcgacgtga tgaaatgcga caagatcatc
    44881 gagatcccga acgcgcatga catccacggt ctgcgtccgc agaaatatcc gcgcaccggt
    44941 tacatcttcg ccaatggcga acacgaggcg ccgctggtca atgatggcga aatcctcgac
    45001 gatccgtcgc aatacgtgaa catcttcacc gccatcgacg gtgacacgat ggagatcgca
    45061 tggcaggtga tggtgtcggg caacctcgac aacaccgatt gcgactatca gggcaaatac
    45121 gcgttctcga cgtcttataa ctcggaaatg ggtatgaacc tggccgagat gaccgagaat
    45181 gagctggacc acgtggtcgt gttcaacctc aaaggcatcg aagacgcgat tgctgctggc
    45241 aactatcagg agctgaacgg cgtcaaggtc gtggacgggc gcaaagaggc gggcggcaac
    45301 ctgacccgtt acatcccgat cccgaactcg ccgcatggtg tgaacgccgc gcccgacaag
    45361 aaacacatca tgatcaacgg caagctgtcg ccgaccgttt cggtgatcga tgtggaaaag
    45421 gtcgacgcgc tgtttgccga caacgccgat ccgcgctcgg ccatcgtggc ggaaccgcag
    45481 ctgggtctgg gcccgcttca caccgcgttt gatggcaagg gcaatgccta taccaccctg
    45541 ttcctggaca gccaggtggt gaaatgggac atcgccaagg ccatcgaagc ctttggtggt
    45601 gcggatgtcg atccgatcct cgacaaggtg gatgtgcatt atcagccggg ccacaactcg
    45661 acctcgatgg gtgaaaccgc cgaagccgat ggcaagtggc tgatttcaat gaacaaattc
    45721 tcgaaagacc gcttcctgaa cgtgggtccg ctgaagcctg aaaacgagca gttgatcgac
    45781 atctcgggcg acaagatgaa ggtggttcat gacgggccga cctttgcgga accgcatgac
    45841 tcgatcatcg tgcaccggtc caaggtgaac ccggtcaatg tctgggatcg caacgacccg
    45901 atgtgggaag aggcgcgcca gcaggcagcc gccgatggtg tagaccttga agaaggcgcc
    45961 gaggagccga tccgcgatgg caacaaggtg cgggtctaca tgacctcgac cgcgccggtg
    46021 ttcagccttg agaagttcac cgtcaaacag ggtgacgagg tgacgctgta tgtcaccaac
    46081 ctggatgacg tggatgacgt gacccacggg ctgtgcctgt cgaacttcgg catcgcgatg
    46141 gaggttgcgc cgcaggccac cgcctcggtc accttcatcg ccgaccgtcc gggcgtgcac
    46201 tggttctatt gccagtggtt ctgccacgca ctgcacatgg agatgcgcgg ccggatgttc
    46261 gttgagccgc ggagcgcgta accatgcgtt ggtccctgct cataccgttc ctgctcggct
    46321 cgcccctttg ggcggcggat tgggatgtgc ccaaccgggc gggggccatc aacgagatac
    46381 ttgcgcaggc ggcggttgga gacaccctcc gcctgagccc cggcgtttat gctgaaagac
    46441 tggtgctgga ccggcccatc acaattgatg ggctgggaca ggccaccatt gacggccaag
    46501 gcgaaggcag cgtcatcacc gtaaccgggc cgggcgtgac ggtgcgcggg ctgacggtga
    46561 tcggctcggg ctctggccat gacgggatcg acagcggcat ccagctgacc aagacggccc
    46621 atgcgccggt ggtcgaggat aacgtgctgc taggcaatct ctatggcgtc gatattcatg
    46681 gagccaagga cagcatcgtg cgccgcaacc ggatcgaggg gcggcaagac cgccacatga
    46741 acgcgcgcgg caacggggtc tatgtctgga acgcgccggg tgcggtggtc gaggataacg
    46801 acatccgcta tggccgcgac gggatcttcg tgaactcgtc gaagaagaac accttcaccg
    46861 gcaacctgtt ccgcgatctg cgttttgccg tgcattacat gtatgcggac aattcggtgg
    46921 tcagcgacaa tgtctcgatc ggcaacgatc tgggctatgc ggtgatgttc acgagtaatg
    46981 tgactgtcgc caacaatgtc tcgatcggcg accgcgaaca tggcgtgatg ctgaattatg
    47041 ccaacaagag cgttatcacc ggcaacgtgg tgaaaggtgc gaaagagaaa tgcaccttcc
    47101 tctataactc gaacaagaac gaattcaccg acaactggtt ccagggatgc ggcatcggca
    47161 tccactttac cgccgggtct gaacgcaacc ggatcgtcgg caacgccttt gtcggcaacc
    47221 ggacgcaggt gaaatacgtc tcgaccaaat gggtcgagtg gtccgaagac gggcgcggca
    47281 attactggtc cgattttgcc gccttcgatg tggatggcaa cggcatcgcc gatgccccct
    47341 atcgccccaa tgactcgatg gaccatgtgc tgtggaccca acccgcagcc aaattgctgc
    47401 tcggctcccc tgccgtgcag ctggtgcgct ggtcgcaagc ggccttcccg gcgcttctgc
    47461 cgggtggcgt gatggacagc aacccattga tgcaagcccc tgaaccccca gctatgaaaa
    47521 aggtgcctca tgacggataa ggccctgtca atcgaccatg ttctcaagga ccgtggaaaa
    47581 acccgcgtcc ttgacgatat caccctgtct cttgcccccg gtcagcgcgt ggcgctgctg
    47641 ggccataacg gtgcgggcaa gtcgaccctg atcaaatcca tcctcggcct gacgccgatc
    47701 cacggcggag ccatccggat cggagatgcc acccccggta gtgctcaggc ccggcgcgag
    47761 acggcctatc tgcccgaggc ggtgtcgttc catccggcgc tgacgggccg cgagcagttg
    47821 accctgttcg cgcagctttc aggcgcgaaa gccgatgtgc ccggtctgct ggagcgcgtc
    47881 ggcttgagcg atgcgctgga ccgccggatc ggagcgtatt ccaaggggat gcggcaacgt
    47941 ctgggtctgg cgcaggtgct gctgggccag cctaaggtgg cgcttctgga tgagccgacg
    48001 agcgggctgg acccgatctc gcggcaggat ttgtatgcaa tcatcgatga gttggcggcg
    48061 cagggcactg cggtactgat tgccagccat gcgctcaccg aggtcgaggc ccgcaccgac
    48121 cggatcgcca tcatgcgcaa aggccggatg gtggccgacg acacgctgaa caacctgtcg
    48181 gctctggccg gtctgccaat ccgcctgaag gtgcgcgcca gcgccaacgc cgatgcgctg
    48241 gccgcagaac tgggcggcaa ccggatcaac ggggcgtcgg tggaactgct ctgcacgcct
    48301 gaagacaaga tggaggcgct gcgccggatc gccgggttgg gcgatgcggt ggcggatgtg
    48361 gaaatgacgc cgcccaagct ggaagacctc tatcgccatt acgcacagga ggatttgcaa
    48421 tgacccgctt cctcgccatc acccgcaccg agatgttgat cctgcgccgc aaccgctggc
    48481 tactggtcgc cacgctgatc atggtgctgt tcgcgctggc gctgaccttt gcgggcagcg
    48541 cgcccaccgg cacgctgggc gtcgacatgc tgaccgtttc ggttgcgtcg atgaccacgc
    48601 tgtcggttta cctcgcgccg ctactggcgc tgatgatctc gttcgaggcc atcgcgggcg
    48661 acgtggaccg gggcagcctg tcgctgctgc tgtcctatcc ggcgggacgc ggagaaatcc
    48721 tgttgggcaa gttcaccgcc catctggccg cattggcctt cgccatgacc gtcggattcg
    48781 gcaccgcagg cgcggtggcc gccttctttg gcggcgcggg gcctgaaagc ctgatggcgc
    48841 tggcgcgtct catcctcaca tccatcctgc tgggcgctgt ttttctggcg ctgggatacc
    48901 tgctgtccgc tttggcaaag ggggccacgg cggcggcggg tctgtcggcc gggctctggc
    48961 tggtctttgt cgtcctctat gatctgggcc tgttgggggc cgtcgtcatg gacaagggcg
    49021 gcgctttcac ccaatccgtc tttccatggg tgatggtggc caacccggcc gacgcgttcc
    49081 gtctgtggaa catcgccgcg accgagggcg tcgcaatggc atccggcatg accggggccg
    49141 cgcaggccct gccggtctgg gccgcgcccg cctcgctgct gctctggccg gtgctgggct
    49201 ttgccctcgc gcggctggca ttccggaggg tcgagccatg aaacgcctcg ccctgatcgc
    49261 gctgatcgcg ctggcggcct gtaaggaaga ggtcgccgtt gcccccgacc cggtcgatct
    49321 gaccccggat gctctgagct atttctgcca gatgaacatc gccgaacatg gcgggccaaa
    49381 gggacagatc catctggaag gttaccccgc gccgctgttc tttgcgcagg tgcgcgacat
    49441 gctggcctat ctcaaaagcc ccgagcgtga cgccaagatc actgcggttt acgtcagcga
    49501 tatgggtgtg gcccccagtt ggcggcagcc ggggatttcc aactggatcg cagccgatgg
    49561 cgcaaccttc gtggtcggcg ccgatgtcgc cggcggcatg ggcgcgcgcg aagttgtgcc
    49621 ctttgcagaa cccgccgagg ccgaagcctt catcctgcgt tatggtgggt ctgccctgcc
    49681 cctgtccgag gtgcccgata cagaggttct gggccccgtc gatctggacc tgattctgga
    49741 gacccccgca tgacccgcct gacccgccgc cggttcctga ccatttcggc cgcttgcgcc
    49801 gctgtgcccg ccgctgccag cggcgtggcc caatggcgcg gcatcgcgtt gggcgcgccc
    49861 gccagcctgc ggctggaagg tctgacggat acgcaggccg cgccgatctt cgctgcggtc
    49921 gaggccgagc tgcaccggct tgaggatatt tttagccttt atcgcacgcg gtcgcagatc
    49981 agccggttga accgcgcggg ccgcctgcgt gaccctgcgc ctgagctttt ggaggtgctg
    50041 agcctgtgtt ctgcgctcca cgacgcgtca gagggggcct tcgatccgac ggttcagccg
    50101 ttatggctgg cgctcgccag cggggcggcg caggcgcatg tggatcatgc gcgtcaggcg
    50161 attggctgga acaaagtcca tattgacgcg gatgagattc gtctgccgca gccgggacgg
    50221 tcggcgatca cgttgaacgg gatagcgcaa ggggcggtca ccgaccggat tgccgctttg
    50281 ctccggtcct atggcctgcg cgatgttctg gtggatatgg gcgaggtcgc cgcactgggt
    50341 gaacgcggcg gcgctgagcc ctggcgcgtc ggactggccg gaccggatgg catgatcgcc
    50401 aaacggatca ctctgcggga ccgcgccgtt gccacctcgg ccccggacgg cacgcggctg
    50461 aacggtgggc tgggccatat cctgaaccct ctgggcgcgg gtccgacaca tcgggcagtg
    50521 tcaatatcgg ccccacaggc cgcggtggcg gacgggcttt cgaccgcact ttgcgtgacc
    50581 tcgccagacc ggaccaaggc cgtactggcc cgttttccgg acgcccggat cgagatgctg
    50641 atctgagcgc ctgacatcac gccaccgcct gatcatgata cctgacgcca ccgcagcgtt
    50701 tgacggcccg accgcggatc atcgagaagg caaagccggt caggcgggct gctcggtcag
    50761 catgcacaaa acacgcgcct cgggtccgat ctccagcgcc tcccgcaccg ccgcgttcat
    50821 caccgccgcg atgcccgccc cgcccgaggc gctggtgtcc aaaccggcct cggccatggc
    50881 cggcaattgc gcgacaactt cggaatcgtc cagcgtcagg aacagatctg catcccgtgc
    50941 cagcccgttc agggcaatca gcgatggttc tttgcagtcc aaccgcccca tgatgctgtc
    51001 cgggccatcg gcgaaaacgc actgcccggc ctcgatactg gcctgcagcg ccggggctga
    51061 accgggttcg accacggtaa tctgcggcgc gtccccccag accttgcgcg cataggcggc
    51121 cacggccccg gccatgccgc caaccccggc ctgcaacagg atgtgggttg gtgcctcggg
    51181 gcattgctcg gccgtttcca gcgccatttg cagatacccc tccatcagca gacggggcag
    51241 atcggtgtaa ccctcccacg agctgtccga cagcagggtc cagccgttct gctgcgccgc
    51301 ctgcgcggcg gcctccatgc tggcagcata gtcaacgcct tcgcgtacca cctgcgcgtt
    51361 ctgcgcccgc aacctatcgg caaagctctc gggtacggtt tcggcaatgt aaaccaccgc
    51421 atctgccccg aagacccgcg ccccggcggc catgctcatc ccatgattgc ctgcgcttgc
    51481 agtgacatag gtgcgcccgt tcagcatctt atcggctgcc gcgtcggcct gacacgcaat
    51541 gacataagcc gcgcccagcg ccttgaacga cccaagcccc atccggggcc gctcatcctt
    51601 gacccagagc tttgccaccg gtgccagcgc cgttgcatcc accagcggtg tttcaacgaa
    51661 atccgggcag aacaggcgat gccgccccaa ccccgaaatg tcggtcgacg gataaggcgc
    51721 atcatccgcc agtttggtcc cattctgata cgggttgctg accgctttca tcgcgcgctc
    51781 cttctgctga tccgccgacg agagcggaag ggtcaagccc tgtcaaccgc gcgcttcggc
    51841 ttcgctcaaa tccgatccgc gaaacgagcg tcttttcaat ccatttggtt ggctgtaagt
    51901 gtgtggcgat cctgttggtt tcggcctgat ccgccgcacg aacaggtttg cgggcgtgat
    51961 ggaatggtag acatatcgga cttaaaatcc gaaggccttg gtgccgtgtg ggttcgagtc
    52021 ccaccgcccg taccagtttc agttacaagc aaacaaatgc gcgtataggg cgtgatcagg
    52081 aaggccagag ggtccatccg gaccatgaag cttcacgcgc tggtattcgt cccgtagagt
    52141 aaacacatgc ctgatttccg aattttgaca cgagacactc tccggcctct ggcagcgctg
    52201 agcgtgcacg acgaacagtc tacgttcgtt gcatcaaacc ttatgacgat cgcccaatcg
    52261 agatttgaac cagggtccga gatttatggc atctgggaag atgaaactcc tgtcgggttg
    52321 ctggcagtcg tcgatatgtt ccatcccgat gcggatttgg atgagggtga cgatcccgac
    52381 ggcatatata tctggcggct tatggttgat caggcgcatc agggcaaagg ccatggccgg
    52441 tcggcattgg aattcgcaaa agcgctggct cagaagaagg gccgtgcaaa tctggtaatc
    52501 agtgttgtcg atgagcccgg aagcgcgttg gcgctctaca aacggtttgg ctttgacccg
    52561 acaggcggga ttgtcgacgg tgaggtcgag atggtcatgg cactcagcta gcgcgctgct
    52621 gaaatgagcc gcttatcaca gcccgctcag atgaccgaaa tcacggcatt tgcggctttt
    52681 acaaatcctg ccacggccac tgcgctggcc agcagaatgc aacaaatctc aaatgcacta
    52741 agcttcattt tgacccccat caaaacggat agcctgacct agagcaattc gagtcgcgcg
    52801 caaaggccgg gcacgtttac gcagcggaaa cttgctgcgg ctgcggcgtg gaattgccta
    52861 ggccatggtc tggggaactt tgcgatggtg tttgttgctt gacctgtagc cgagctgcat
    52921 cacttgccgg gtagacaaac gaggaagggc cggaaaggcc gaatgcctgt caacacagca
    52981 atcacctttc ggaataccgg gcaggtcaga cgccctgatg aatacagtta cgggtgagtt
    53041 gccatgaact tcgatcctcg ccaacacaaa actcagaaag ttgggaccgt tgcgggtgaa
    53101 atccaggtgg ctccgaaagc ggaaggatgc gactatgaag caataagcgc ttgctttcca
    53161 taagtatttt aatgggaagt ggtgcctcaa gagggactcg aacccccgac cttgtcctta
    53221 cgaaggacct gctctaccag ctgagctatt gaggcatgcg acagatcgtt tagccgcagg
    53281 gcgcgggcct tgcaaggggc agttcgcatg tgccgtgtgg ttgaccggct agcattcctc
    53341 gcccatcctg cgcctgaacc ggccgaggcc ttcgggtttg ggcgggttat cagatatttg
    53401 gcaaggtcat ttgaatgtcc gggatttcgc agaagactta tgtgctggat acgcatcgcc
    53461 tgcgcgaccc ggaacagacg ctggccatcg tcaggccgtt tctcaaagac atgggaatca
    53521 cgcgcattgc caatctgacc gggctggacc gggtcggatt gccgacggtg atggtgacgc
    53581 ggcccaattc gcgttcggtc gcggtgtcgc tgggcaaggg attgtcgctg agcgcggcgc
    53641 aggcctcggg ggtgatggag gcgatcgagt catggcatgc ggagcggatc gagttgctgc
    53701 tgcggctgtg cagccatgcc gatctggcgc gggatcacgt ggtggatgtc gagcgtctgc
    53761 cgcgcgtgac cggcggacag tttgatccgc atggcgcgat gctttgggtg caggggcgcg
    53821 atctgaacgc gggggcggcc tgttgggtgc cttatgagat ggtggatacg gattacacga
    53881 cctctccggt cgccgggcaa agggcgtttc cgcgcacgac gaacggtctg gcctcgggca
    53941 atgacgtggt cgaggccagt tgccatgcga tttgcgagct gatcgagcgg gatgccacaa
    54001 cgctgtggca ccaccggggg gtgacgccgc gcgttgatcc ggacacggtg gatgatccgc
    54061 gttgccgtca ggcgatggac cagatcgtgg cggcggggct ggatctgggg atttgggata
    54121 cgacttcgga tattggcatt gccagttttc gctgtgtgat ctgcgaggcc ggagaggtca
    54181 ccggccatat cggcatcggc gatggctgtc accccgaccg cgccatcgcg ctgctgcgag
    54241 cactgaccga agcggcgcag acgcgactga cctatatctc gggcgcgcgc gatgatctgg
    54301 accccgggga gttctcggac gaagcgcgca catggcgcag ccggtatatc cgtgagttga
    54361 tcgatggcgc gccggcgacc gtgtgtttca ccgattgccc atcgcatgtc acgggatcgt
    54421 tcacggaaga cctagagctg ctgctgacct gtctgtcggt ggtcggcatg ggccaggtgg
    54481 tgacggtcga tctgtcccgg cccgagatcg acatcgcagt catccgcgcg atcatcccgg
    54541 ggctggaggc cccgcatgac gatcccgatt acgtggcagg cccaagggca cgggcggtga
    54601 cggcatgagc gtggtcatct tcgtcggccc caccctgcgg cccgaagcgg tacaggagca
    54661 tctggacgcg accatcctgc ccccggtccg gcaaggggat gtgtatcgcg tggtgcgtga
    54721 caagccgcgg gcgattggta tcattgacgg gtatttcgac ggcgtgccct cggtctggca
    54781 caaggaaatc ctgtgggcgc tggaacaggg catcccggtc tttggcagcg ccagcatggg
    54841 cgcgttgcgg gcggcggaac tttccgattt cgggatgatc ggcgtcggac gggtgttcga
    54901 tgattacctc agcggcgcga ttatggatga tgacgaggtg gcggtgctgc atggccccgc
    54961 cgagttgggc tttatgccgc tgagcgagcc gatggtatca atccgtgcca cgctgggcat
    55021 ggcacagacg gccggggtgc tgtcggaaga ggatgcccag atcctgttgg aggctgccaa
    55081 ggctctgcac tatcgcgacc gggtttggga cagggtgatc gcggcggcgg gcaccatctc
    55141 gggtctggac gaatttcggg actggctgcc cgcggggcag gtggatgcca agggcgatga
    55201 cgcccgcgcg atgctggcgc agatggcgcg gtatctggag gcagacaccg acacctccgc
    55261 cgcgccacgc gtcgaacgca cgttggcctg gcgcgagctg cgggatcggg tcaattcaga
    55321 aaccacgccg ccagatcagg acgcgcgggc actggtggat gagttgcggc tggaccccga
    55381 cctttatgct cggttgcgcg accgcgccgc tttgcatctg ctggcgcggg atgaggcgcg
    55441 cagggccgaa caccgaccgg accgcgccac gctgcgaaaa cacatggccg cgcacaggtt
    55501 tggggcccgc ctgccccgtc aggccgatct gatggagtgg ctgcaggaca acgacctgac
    55561 gcttgcgcaa tacgaggcga tactgaccga ccgcgcccat aaggatgcgg ccatcgcggc
    55621 gcgcgcggat gatctggaca ccgccctgct ggccgagctg cgccacgatg gtcactatgg
    55681 agcgttgcgc gaccgggcac ggcgcaaggc cgagcggatc aagggaccgg atcgggtgaa
    55741 cggtacgggc agaatgcagt ctctggtctg gtattttgaa acacggcttg accaggcggt
    55801 gccggatgat cttgaatcct atgcaatcgc gcttggtctg gacgggcgtg aggcgtttgt
    55861 tgatctgatt gaagccgaat tcatgttttg ccgcgccgaa ggtgaaccgg aacgataacg
    55921 ggaggggaca ttgacgatct ggcccgatta ctcggaaaac gaaactccgg gcacgcggtt
    55981 cctgctgtat ccgcaatcgc cctatcttga gccgaattcg aagcccgaac tggtcgagat
    56041 ctcggccccg cagggtacga tcgggccggg gccgtcgggg ccgcgcatgt atgcgatgta
    56101 cccgatcgac aagacgatcc cctatggcac aatgatcgag ggcgaggacg gccccgagat
    56161 gtatctgcct gcctgggacg gttatatcct gccgccgccg gaacccgatg agttcggcaa
    56221 tttcatccat atcgaccccg acgatcctgc ctttgaggcc gcgcatctgt ttggtgcggc
    56281 ccatttcacc atggatgtgt gggaggggta tttcggccgc ccgatcccct ggcatttcga
    56341 acgtgatttc gaacggctgg aactgtcgct actgcccggc ctcgacaacg cgcatatcgg
    56401 ttgggggttt ctggaaaccg gcggtacccg tgaacatggt gacgaatacc gcccctacag
    56461 cctgaatttc gacgtggtgg cgcatgagat cggccatgcc atcatctaca gcgtcatcgg
    56521 cctgccatcc gaagaggatg cgacgggcga gtattacggc ttccatgaat cggcggcgga
    56581 tatggtggcg ctgctggcat cgctgcattt cggttcggtc gtggatgagg tgctgaagaa
    56641 cacgcgcggc aatctctata cctataaccg gctcagccgc tttgccgaac tgtcgcagaa
    56701 cgcgcagatc aggatcgccg ccaatgaccg gacgctgtca gatttctcgc atggctggtc
    56761 cagcgaacac gcgctgtcgg agccgctgac cggagcgatg ttcgacattc tggtcgatat
    56821 ctatcacgaa cggctggtcg cccatgacgt aatcgacccg gaaatggagg agctgtcgga
    56881 cgagttggaa ggcaccgacg aatacaatgc catcatgcag gacctgttcg acgaacatta
    56941 cgctgcagac cctgaaggtt tccgggtggc gctgatcgag gcgcgcgatc tgctagggac
    57001 ctacctggcc gacgcgtggg aaaagctgga ccccgacatg ttgagctatt tcggcgtcga
    57061 acgcgcactg gtcatggtcg atcaggagat cacaggcggc gcgttccggc agatcatcga
    57121 aggcaatttc cgcatgcgcg acatcggatt gacacgcccc ggtccgcgtc tgagcaagcc
    57181 cgatggcgcc agccacgccg catcggtccg cacattgtcg cccgaggtga aagagcctta
    57241 aagtctttgt ttttacctcg gttttatggc agtttatgcg cacggggtga taatttgaca
    57301 atcaacgcgc agtcaaatgc gcaaaccggg acagacgagg ccagcggctg cgtcggcccc
    57361 cgatagggag aaagtgatat gtctgagtcg ttactcagtt tttccgaggt attattgttt
    57421 gggcgagagt taaacgatct taaactgaaa cagaaatcgg ttcgattggc gcttgagatt
    57481 ccaggcgcgc tgccggcaca ggtcgatgtc attgacgggg tgaaggtgaa agcccatgac
    57541 cggattctgg ttcaaagcgg cgagaccgaa aatgaaatat cgggcatcta caaggttgcc
    57601 gacgtcggtg gcaatctgac gctcgtgaag cgcaagaaag tcgagtttca gacattcgtc
    57661 tacgtccaga agggccgcgt attcaagcat tccttctggg aacaaacagc caatagccac
    57721 aaacggcaaa tgttcgaaga acaggacgag cgcagaaggg gtcgtggcgt caacaacttc
    57781 atgggggacc agttcggagg cgatgcccgg ctggcccgga tttatggctt cgcatatgac
    57841 ggcacctatt acgagatgcc ggaaccgacg atcttcctgg ttcatggcga gggcgaaagt
    57901 gccacgggtg gcaacctgcc ccgcgggttc agccttgaaa acaccggagg gccggacacg
    57961 acacagcaag ctgcacgcgc tccgatgaac ccgtccgttt cgggtgtcgc ggcggcggat
    58021 tatcagatcg ccagcgatat tcgcgtctgg aactatgatc aggccgatta caccctccgc
    58081 atggacatcg ctgcgggtca gatcgaagag gtgctgctgg acgtctattt cgaatatgac
    58141 gcaccgatga tggccggggc caaggtcagt ggcgccaaag tcagcggggc caaggtcagt
    58201 ggtgccaaag tcagcggcgc caaggtcagc ggggccaagg tgagcggtgc caaagtcagc
    58261 ggcgccaagg cacggggcga ataggaccgg atatttccga ggatcggggc gcgtggatca
    58321 cgcgcccttt tttgtagctc agaacccggc ctttctcaga ccttccagaa aatgctgagt
    58381 gtcgtcttcc agcagatcgg gctggaccct cgtccagcgc tccagcgaaa aattgggatg
    58441 cgccgcgcga tgtttgtcgg caatctggcg cgccatatcc atgtctccct tgtgcgcata
    58501 gcttgcggcc agcacccgtt gcccctcggt cgggttgttc atcttgttca cggccgcaat
    58561 cacatcgtca tagcgcttga gattgtaata ggccccaccc agatgccaga ggtactgatc
    58621 cgggaaatag gggttcaggc gcatcgcctg ctgaaggtgt tcgatcgcgg tctcattgtc
    58681 gcctgaatgt gccagagcat ccgcataatc cgagtgcata tcagcatcat tggggttcag
    58741 tgacagcgcg cgtttgtagg attcaagcgc tgctgcgtgt tccttgcggt aaagctgcac
    58801 ataccccagc tcaccgaacc cgcgcgcatc ggtggggtcc agatcgaccg cgcgcagggc
    58861 cagcgacagg gccttgtcca gcgcactgtt cgggtcctcg gtccaggaat agcgccagtc
    58921 gatattgagc gtgcgagaca gcgccgccgc cgcccgggca tagccgccat cccgttccag
    58981 cgcggattca taacaatgct gcgccttgcg gttgtcattt cgggtatatt tgaagatgtg
    59041 atgctgaccc tgcaggaccg aaccataggc cctgaggtca gagggcaccg cctgcaccat
    59101 gcgctgcttt tcgtgcgatt caatcatcac cgccatggcc gcgacgatgc attcggtcac
    59161 atcgtccaga atgtcgaata tgtcgtcgag cttgcggtcg aagcgttcgc cccagatggt
    59221 gcgctcggtg ttggcatcca gcagctcggc ggtgacgcgg atgcggctgg aagaacggcg
    59281 gacgctgccg cgcgccacat agcgcacgtt caaccggcgc gccgcctcgt gcggggacat
    59341 cgactgcgtt ttgaagaaga aggacgagtt gcgggcaatg acgaacaggt tccggaactt
    59401 tgacaggttc atgatgatgt catcggtcag cccttcggcg acccagctgt catcctcgcc
    59461 cccgccctgg ctgacaaagg gcaggatagc gaccgagggg atatcgggcc gttccagcac
    59521 ctcaagctgc atgtcgggcc gcagggtcgc ggccattgtc gcgccctcga cctcgctgcg
    59581 cacgcaatag gtggccaccg gtaacaggat attcttgagc tgcttgggcc ccagaaactc
    59641 atagccatag cgcaggcggt tgcggatctg ttcatagaca gcggcgctga catagacccg
    59701 ttcgggttca gcgatttcct gcagacgggc ggcgatgttc acgttgtcac catgaatgcc
    59761 gcgatcatcc tgcagcactt cgcccatatg gacaccggca cggaacttga tctgctcatg
    59821 cgccattcgg ttttgattgt gctgtgcggc aatccgatga agctcgatac tgaactcgac
    59881 ggcgctggtg gcggtttcga acagcgccag gataccgtcc ccgcgcactt cgatcacccg
    59941 gccctgatac tgctggcaaa tcgcctcgag ttgcgacaac agagagttca acgcgttata
    60001 cgtatccatc tcattctcgc ccatcaggcg ggaatagccg accacatcgg caaacagcac
    60061 cgcgccgagc ttttgtcgga gtgtgggatt cgaaccggtt gtattcactg gcaatactcg
    60121 aatcgattgt cgtgtctaaa tttatgcggg aatgttatca aattctggct caatacttgt
    60181 actaattcac tcatcgcaat gggccggggg tggccagctc cattcaggtg cgccgaaagt
    60241 gaccacagta tctgtatgca actcctgcgc cagctcctgt cgccgtgccg cccagtcctg
    60301 ctgcaacatg cccaccacga tcatgtcgtg aaaccgaccg tccgcgaacc aggcctgccg
    60361 cattgttccc tcgacctgac agcccacctg actgatcaga tcgcggctgc cgtgattgtc
    60421 tgcccggtaa tatgaggtga tccggttgag gcccagctgc cggaaggcaa aatccagcag
    60481 caaggcaatg gcccgcacgg caaccccgtg ccgccgtacc gatttgtcga tgaagatcgg
    60541 gatcaccgcg tcgcggttga cttgcgagat cgcctcgagc ccgatcatgc cctgcggctc
    60601 ggcgctgtcg gattcgataa tgaaccagca ttttccgcag tcgcgcgagg aactgagcgc
    60661 ctcctcccaa atctgttcgg tctgctgcaa attcagcgga acgcgcgagg tgcggtcaaa
    60721 cagtgccaga tcacgaacat cctgaaacca gcgcgcaaca gtttccatat ccgctttctc
    60781 aagcggacgc agccggaaca accggggtgt agcatcaggc aaaggcaaag cctccgaatt
    60841 caaatgtaaa aatctattcg cgcgatacta gcacaaatga ttcgaaaaca agaaacatct
    60901 tgttcacaca aggattcgga taggccgaga cccgctgagc gggccgcctg ttaccggttt
    60961 tcagcccgga tcaggaagat gttgcgcaaa tagatcgaca gccccatcga ctggcccaga
    61021 ataaagaccg ggtcgcggcg gtagatcgca tagctgagca ggatcaaccc gccgccgatg
    61081 gacagatacc agaaggccat cgggatgacc gacttcttgg cccgttccga ggtgatccac
    61141 tgaacgatga aacgggcgct gaacatcagc tgaccagcaa gtccgataaa gacccaaagc
    61201 gcctcggtcg ggctatctac gtgcaggatt tcaagaatgg tttctttcac gaccggcccg
    61261 cctcttttgc cgagaccgat ttggcgcggc gcatcagcca gacaacgccg aacaggtccc
    61321 agataccgac catcgcccgg ccgaaattgg tgtatttgga ctgacccgac aggcgctgct
    61381 gatgggccac gtcgaccagc gcgatctgcc agccgtaggc cttgaacagc gcgggcagat
    61441 agcggtgcat gtgatcgaaa taaggcaggt tcagaaaggc ctgtcggcgg aaggccttga
    61501 aaccgcatcc ggtgtcgcgg gtgccgtcct tcagcatcca gccgcgcagc gcattcgcca
    61561 tgcgcgaggc cagctttttc gagacggtat ccttgcggcc cagccgttgc ccggcgacaa
    61621 gcccgatctg gccgctgtca tccgccaaca gcggagccca gatctttggc agttcctcgg
    61681 gcgggttctg accgtcgcca tcaagcgtac agcaaacctc ggcccgtgcg gcctgaacgc
    61741 cggagtgcac ggcggcactt tggccaccgg cgggtttgtg ctgcaggatg cgcaattgcg
    61801 ggcaggtctg ctgaaacg
//
