# Supplementary material for: Decoding coral resistance to eutrophication through the association of hyper‑efficient denitrifiers as key microbial allies
Source: Nat Commun. 2026 May 19;17:3938. doi: 10.1038/s41467-026-72571-w (PMC13187470; doi:10.1038/s41467-026-72571-w)
Supplement: Supplementary file 21 — Source Data [file 41467_2026_72571_MOESM21_ESM.zip › Source Data/FigureS6/AI2_denitrification.gbk]

LOCUS       contig00012            61677 bp    DNA              UNK 01-JAN-1980
DEFINITION  Genus species strain strain.
ACCESSION   contig00012
VERSION     contig00012
KEYWORDS    .
SOURCE      .
  ORGANISM  .
            .
FEATURES             Location/Qualifiers
     CDS             complement(1905..3074)
                     /locus_tag="AI2_03442"
                     /inference="ab initio prediction:Prodigal:002006"
                     /codon_start=1
                     /transl_table=11
                     /product="hypothetical protein"
                     /translation="MDQAVGWATARTGATGIVKTAFVRYDTGQALGVLERQFGAEPLAL
                     VILFVSPNADAAVVIAKAEQVFAPTPVVGCTTAGELADSGYCEDQIVAIGLPQSHFDTR
                     TVLVSDLNDFEAESIINEMIHNRNTMMVTAPDWSHEFTFLMIDGLSTKEDALTSELAVG
                     LGPVPLFGGSAGDGTRFGRTYVLHQGKALSNAAILTQVRTRCPIKVFKTDHLVPTTRRM
                     VVTKADPAKRIVQEINAEPAAREYARILGKDPEQLTTFTFAAHPVVVQIGGQHHVRAIQ
                     QVAGNGDLVFFSAIDEGLVLTLAEPRDMVEHLEEEIGLLTEKRQPDTILGCDCILRRLE
                     AQEKQKTREISDILARNHVVGFSTYGEQYNSIHVNQTLTGVAIYPPEKE"
     gene            complement(1905..3074)
                     /locus_tag="AI2_03442"
     CDS             complement(3120..3800)
                     /gene="lnrK"
                     /locus_tag="AI2_03443"
                     /inference="ab initio prediction:Prodigal:002006"
                     /inference="similar to AA sequence:UniProtKB:P94439"
                     /codon_start=1
                     /transl_table=11
                     /product="Transcriptional regulatory protein LnrK"
                     /db_xref="COG:COG2197"
                     /translation="MLADSIVRSGFEKVLIVDDHPLFCDALSMTLQSVAQIGEIHTADR
                     LEGAMELLSGGLKPDAVMLDLNLPDVEGLDGLVRLKAAANAPVIVVSSMTDNRVVSQVI
                     QAGASGYVPKHSQRDVFRLAFETVHSGKVFVPEGCVLINVEEDEHADAVNRLATLTNQQ
                     ARILQLICEGKLNKQIAYDLSIAEPTVKAHVTAIMRKLGVQSRTQAVLIAKKASFASVL
                     QDQG"
     gene            complement(3120..3800)
                     /locus_tag="AI2_03443"
                     /gene="lnrK"
     CDS             3981..4529
                     /locus_tag="AI2_03444"
                     /inference="ab initio prediction:Prodigal:002006"
                     /codon_start=1
                     /transl_table=11
                     /product="hypothetical protein"
                     /translation="MELSDSRVIAAPRSKVWDALLSAEVLKECVPGCQEMTGSVDDGFE
                     ATVVQRVGPVKATFKGAVTLSDIVTLESVKLSGEGKGGAAGFAKGAADVSLSDVPEGTL
                     LTYTVDARVGGKLAQLGSRVIDGVARNMADRFFENFQNAVEPEKTADPETSDQVQAEPS
                     AEGEGGEAKKGWFKRVLGG"
     gene            3981..4529
                     /locus_tag="AI2_03444"
     CDS             4558..5040
                     /gene="coxS_2"
                     /locus_tag="AI2_03445"
                     /EC_number="1.2.5.3"
                     /inference="ab initio prediction:Prodigal:002006"
                     /inference="similar to AA sequence:UniProtKB:P19921"
                     /codon_start=1
                     /transl_table=11
                     /product="Carbon monoxide dehydrogenase small chain"
                     /translation="MKISMTVNGKAVSGEVEGRTLLSGFLREQLSLTGTHVGCDTAQCG
                     ACVVHVNGQAVKSCNMLAVEADGADVGTIEGQANADGSLNVIQQAFQDHHGLQCGFCTP
                     GMVMSAAALLKDNPRPSEAEIRKYLEGNLCRCTGYHNIVKAIMAASGQDVGSIAAE"
     gene            4558..5040
                     /locus_tag="AI2_03445"
                     /gene="coxS_2"
     CDS             5121..7481
                     /gene="cutL_2"
                     /locus_tag="AI2_03446"
                     /EC_number="1.2.5.3"
                     /inference="ab initio prediction:Prodigal:002006"
                     /inference="similar to AA sequence:UniProtKB:P19913"
                     /codon_start=1
                     /transl_table=11
                     /product="Carbon monoxide dehydrogenase large chain"
                     /translation="MPKDSGIGASSKRREDVRFLTGAGNYTDDINVRGQAYVYFLRSDI
                     AHGRINSVDTSTAEGMPGVVRVFTGKDFEGVGGMPCGWEVTDKHGAPMQEPPHPILAQG
                     KVRHVGDPIAAVVADSLEQARDAAEAIDLDIEELPAVIDMKSAAQDGATLVHDDLKNNI
                     CYDWQLGEADDAKVNDVFANAAHVTTLDLVNNRLVANPMEPRVAVAEYSRGTDEYTLYT
                     TSQNPHVIRLLMCAFVLGLPEHKVRVVAPDVGGGFGTKIFHYAEEAFCTFAAKACNRPV
                     KWTASRSEAFMSDAQGRDHVSTIELALDADNNFIGLRTNTYANLGAYLSTFSSSVPTWL
                     HGTLMAGNYKTPVIQVNVKAMFTNTVPVDAYRGAGRPEATFQLERVIDKAARELGVDPI
                     ALRRQNFVTQFPYDTPVALTYDTGDYNGTMDKLEAAADLAGFAARRAKSEANGKLRGLG
                     VNCYIEACGIAPSNIVGMLGARAGLYDAATVRVNATGSISVMVGAHSHGQGHETAFPQV
                     VADMIGIDESMVEIVHGDTSKIPFGMGTYGSRSLAVCGSAMVKATEKVIDKAKKIAAHL
                     LEASEADIELKDGQFSVAGTDKSVAWGDVTLTAYVPHNYPLEVEPGLEETAFYDPANFT
                     FPAGAYACEVEVDPDTGQVSIEKFTAADDFGNIVNPMIVDGQVHGGIGQGIGQALLENC
                     AYDENGQLLSASFMDYAMPRADDVPFYGVDHSSQTPCTHNPLGVKGCGEAGAIGSPPAV
                     VNAVLDALNSGGRAVDHIDMPMSPSRVWTAMHG"
     gene            5121..7481
                     /locus_tag="AI2_03446"
                     /gene="cutL_2"
     CDS             7577..8368
                     /gene="coxM_3"
                     /locus_tag="AI2_03447"
                     /EC_number="1.2.5.3"
                     /inference="ab initio prediction:Prodigal:002006"
                     /inference="similar to AA sequence:UniProtKB:P19920"
                     /codon_start=1
                     /transl_table=11
                     /product="Carbon monoxide dehydrogenase medium chain"
                     /translation="MYNFEFEKPSTIADAVAALAAEDAQALGGGQTLIPTLKQRLAAPS
                     KLVSVSGIAEMQGVCVDDDGSVSVGGATPHAVVARDAAGSYPALAALAGQIGDPAVRNR
                     GTIGGSVANNDPAACYPAGVLGSGATVVTNARQIAADDFFQGMFTTALDEGEIITSIRF
                     PVPQVASYQKFLQPASRFALVGVYLARFTDGVRVAVTGASEDGVFRWSEAEQALNKEFR
                     PDALMDLRINPANMIADLHGSKKYRAHLVSVMTKRAVEACM"
     gene            7577..8368
                     /locus_tag="AI2_03447"
                     /gene="coxM_3"
     CDS             complement(8566..10392)
                     /gene="opuD_2"
                     /locus_tag="AI2_03448"
                     /inference="ab initio prediction:Prodigal:002006"
                     /inference="similar to AA sequence:UniProtKB:P54417"
                     /codon_start=1
                     /transl_table=11
                     /product="Glycine betaine transporter OpuD"
                     /db_xref="COG:COG1292"
                     /translation="MSIPDPFTDVEIKTADAGFYENYSVPIALISKAIMVALVLWALVF
                     PANANGTLGSLNGQLLELFNSFYIVIVGLFLVFLAVVAAIPSTGRRVMGTPGEKPEFSN
                     FSWFSMMFGAGLGVGLMVFATAEPLGLWGSNPEVVSEAVVGNTPEALQSAYRYTFLHYG
                     FHAWAIYVVTGLSLAYYAYTRDMPLTIRSALTPLFGRFVNGFFGHVVDVLGVVATILGV
                     SVTIGYGVSQFIDGLYAITGMEWVMDLGGEVPTPSKVGLIAGLVIIMSLSIISAVSGVG
                     RGVKYLSNLNLVLSIILLGTFIVFGSFVFAMTTYGTAMVDYILHILSLSFNAYGPLSVE
                     AFAAALPAEAQAHANDLMGGATNAWGSFDGFKSGLEGAAAELDEATLAAVYAAGEQGRQ
                     FGWQSGWTTFYWAWWIAFSPFVGLFLARISKGRSVREFIVGCVFAPALVCFAWMTVLGG
                     TAIDLELAGAAEGAIIGASNTNKLFVTLSYMIDGGLLSMLNVMCVILIMTFLVTSADSG
                     ILVMNTIMSGGSQETGIKHRIIWGVILTAVIGALILAAGENNPMDALRNAMIIGALPFT
                     AVMGLMCIALAKALFRDSQRDKHAATGAQAAE"
     gene            complement(8566..10392)
                     /locus_tag="AI2_03448"
                     /gene="opuD_2"
     CDS             complement(10810..11754)
                     /gene="ophA1"
                     /locus_tag="AI2_03449"
                     /EC_number="1.-.-.-"
                     /inference="ab initio prediction:Prodigal:002006"
                     /inference="similar to AA sequence:UniProtKB:P33164"
                     /codon_start=1
                     /transl_table=11
                     /product="Phthalate dioxygenase reductase"
                     /translation="MDTQVARLVRKTSLSPDTSDFCFEIESGRFTSLEPGAHVDIHLED
                     GLIRQYSLWSWSQDGRLINVAVKREDEGRGGSLAMHDLQEGVTVEIGGPRNHFKLESHD
                     RHVTLIAGGIGATPLVAMARELLNRGQDFRVYYLVRSQEYAAMDAQFRALGLDEWYHLH
                     CDNTDGVFDLRSVMQSIPMGADVYTCGPEPMLNGVLEAGALLRGGAIHFERFAAASDIE
                     HAPNADFQIEIQSTGAVYPVGKDQSILEVLQANGVQVDFGCSEGLCGTCIVDVVSGEVD
                     HRDGILTPQEQETHEFLCTCVSRAKSDKLVLKL"
     gene            complement(10810..11754)
                     /locus_tag="AI2_03449"
                     /gene="ophA1"
     CDS             11895..12800
                     /gene="gcvA_5"
                     /locus_tag="AI2_03450"
                     /inference="ab initio prediction:Prodigal:002006"
                     /inference="similar to AA sequence:UniProtKB:P0A9F6"
                     /codon_start=1
                     /transl_table=11
                     /product="Glycine cleavage system transcriptional
                     activator"
                     /translation="MSRRHYNLPPLTTLSAFEAAARHLSFKEAASELSVTPGAVSHQIK
                     ALESELGAALFVRKHRGVELTEDGQDLFEALGTSFRQISKVLEKIRSNDSENHVTVGST
                     TAVAALWLSPSVIRFWQDYPHVKVNQMAQDKAFTDRPDIDLFIRYGRDANAQLTHTKLY
                     RDILTPVCSPQMAADLKGASLEDLVQRRLIHLETQDSTWTTWSSWFHDLGFSGVVPVES
                     RVNSYALALQVARKGAGLALGWKRLVQPMLASGKLVALEEFSLPAPDNFYLVGRPDDQL
                     SEGALALKNWLLNELSEGSV"
     gene            11895..12800
                     /locus_tag="AI2_03450"
                     /gene="gcvA_5"
     CDS             12904..14061
                     /gene="yeaW_2"
                     /locus_tag="AI2_03451"
                     /EC_number="1.14.13.239"
                     /inference="ab initio prediction:Prodigal:002006"
                     /inference="similar to AA sequence:UniProtKB:P0ABR7"
                     /codon_start=1
                     /transl_table=11
                     /product="Carnitine monooxygenase oxygenase subunit"
                     /db_xref="COG:COG4638"
                     /translation="MNKHAPLSSVLTPVNTAKGLPNEHYIDPAVFAEERDAVLFANWSG
                     IGFGKDIPEAGDAYPINFLGVPLLMVRDRDGQIGVFQNTCRHRGMILVDKPQKIRGAIR
                     CPYHSWCYGLNGELRTAPHVGGPGQNTHEDLDFAELGLIRIRSYVWRDVVFVNVSGDAP
                     EFEDVHGELMERWKEFDQPMYHGGAGASVYLELNSNWKLAVENYCESYHLPWVHPGLNS
                     YSRLEDHYNINELGKYSGQGTYVYRQFEGHDGEKLDDFENLSEQWNDGAEYIVVYPNTL
                     LGVQRDHGFAFLIDPITHERSNERIELYYAKKPEDAPEHEALRAKNAQLWKTVFEEDVF
                     VVEGMQKGRHGVKFDGGRFSPAMDGPTHCFHHWVATQIEKARAEV"
     gene            12904..14061
                     /locus_tag="AI2_03451"
                     /gene="yeaW_2"
     CDS             14195..14434
                     /locus_tag="AI2_03452"
                     /inference="ab initio prediction:Prodigal:002006"
                     /codon_start=1
                     /transl_table=11
                     /product="hypothetical protein"
                     /translation="MDLDELDKHLLRAHAEKDVPALIRLYHQAAILAEERQHHEAACFY
                     LTHAFVFALEYGAPEADELNLKLFERGRAHRLTF"
     gene            14195..14434
                     /locus_tag="AI2_03452"
     CDS             14587..17007
                     /gene="abo_11"
                     /locus_tag="AI2_03453"
                     /EC_number="1.5.3.19"
                     /inference="ab initio prediction:Prodigal:002006"
                     /inference="similar to AA sequence:UniProtKB:Q8GAI3"
                     /codon_start=1
                     /transl_table=11
                     /product="4-methylaminobutanoate oxidase
                     (formaldehyde-forming)"
                     /translation="MRNEAQAVVIGGGVIGCSILYHLTKLGWSDVVLLERDELTSGSTW
                     HAAANIHGLHDSTNISRIQHYTMSLYKALEAETGQSCGVFQPGSLYLAQTEEREHQLKL
                     QAAKARLYGMNFYEISIEEAQKLNPLVNYDGIRCVMFEPDGGNVDPSGVTNAYAVGARQ
                     RGAQIHRFTPVTATEQQEDGSWIVRTPKGDIRTRWVVNAAGLWGREVAALAGIELPLQP
                     TEHQYFVTESMADVKSHGTRLPSVSDRDGEYYLRQEGNGLLVGAYEKDMRFWAEEGTPL
                     DFAHDLFPDDLERIEENMMNAIERLPAVGEAGIKRVINGPMIWSPDSNVLMGPVPEVDG
                     YFCCNGIIPGFSQSGGMGLMAAQWIIEGETEYDMFAWDLARFDSWATKAFTKARVADQY
                     SHRFAIHFPNEERSAGRPARVRPIYEAQKAMGAVFGLNAGWEHPLWFAATPGTKDTNGF
                     TRQNWWGPVGEECRMLRDRAGIIDISNFAKYVCKGPGAADWLNAVFANTMPKTVGRSCL
                     TPLISKRGGIAGDFTVTRVADDEFWVIGSGMAERYHKRFFKQVPLPEGTTFESKTEAMC
                     GFNVAGSKSRDILQRLTNTSLATEDFPFMRSAKIELAGVQVLALRVSFTGDLGWELHCD
                     TQDQARLYNALLEAGKEFGAGPVGSRALMSMRVEKGYGSWSREYSPEYWPHEVDLDRLC
                     KFEKDFLNKAAAQKVLQNPAREHLVILHLNEADVTASNADATGGEPIFKNGEGIGRVTS
                     GTYGYTVGMSLALGYVKNAQPGDEVEVMVLGRPHRATILHEPPFDAAGKALRA"
     gene            14587..17007
                     /locus_tag="AI2_03453"
                     /gene="abo_11"
     CDS             complement(17004..18248)
                     /gene="moeA_2"
                     /locus_tag="AI2_03454"
                     /EC_number="2.10.1.1"
                     /inference="ab initio prediction:Prodigal:002006"
                     /inference="similar to AA sequence:UniProtKB:P12281"
                     /codon_start=1
                     /transl_table=11
                     /product="Molybdopterin molybdenumtransferase"
                     /db_xref="COG:COG0303"
                     /translation="MADGCGCDRHAHMYLSVDEALRRGLSAADPITEAETLPLAAAIGR
                     ILARDCFSKVDMPAFDNSAMDGYAVRTADLGDTDLFQMPVAGRIAAGDSGSHAAPAGRA
                     LRIFTGAPVPSDYDAIVMQEDCDVVEGQIRFSRRPKPGQHIRRAGEDLHAGAPILRRGC
                     EIGPREVAALASAGYGEVVVLRKLKVSIFSTGSELRQPGEPLGPGQIYNSNRYMLLALL
                     QKPWIELTDRGQVEDDPKLLKQVLLDATETSDLIITTGGVSVGDEDHMPRLFTEIGGVT
                     DVVKVAMKPGKPIMFGRRGRALYIGLPGNPVSAFVTWQIIGSQMMARRAGLHHTPHAAV
                     QAVLSEPLYRTAGRQEYRPVQIDGYTPDGRPRLRLMEPSYSGRVALLAQADGLAIIPAE
                     VTEYPEGQRLELLRF"
     gene            complement(17004..18248)
                     /locus_tag="AI2_03454"
                     /gene="moeA_2"
     CDS             complement(18433..19443)
                     /gene="cuyA_2"
                     /locus_tag="AI2_03455"
                     /EC_number="4.4.1.25"
                     /inference="ab initio prediction:Prodigal:002006"
                     /inference="similar to AA sequence:UniProtKB:A3SQG3"
                     /codon_start=1
                     /transl_table=11
                     /product="L-cysteate sulfo-lyase"
                     /db_xref="COG:COG2515"
                     /translation="MTIEQLLAGFPRARLMTAATPIERLDRLSDQLGLDLWIKRDDLTG
                     LSFGGNKTRQLEFYMGEAQKQGADTILITGAVQSNFVRTAAMAASKLGMEAVLQLEERV
                     PDMGEHYYSSGNVLLARLLGAEHMRYDTGEDEAGADNALHARADQLIAEGRKPYVIHLG
                     IDHPPLGALGYVAGAAELLDQIADFDVAVVPSGSGSTHGGFLAGLRLAGNTAPVYGICV
                     RRDRHQQHARLQKVLERLAGMMKFDPALVMNDILTWDGTLPPGYGRIGPSTRRALEQMA
                     RAEGVFLDPVYSAKTFAGLLELLENGTIQQGQKVVLLHTGGQPALFAYREELFPA"
     gene            complement(18433..19443)
                     /locus_tag="AI2_03455"
                     /gene="cuyA_2"
     CDS             complement(19583..20275)
                     /gene="fixK_1"
                     /locus_tag="AI2_03456"
                     /inference="ab initio prediction:Prodigal:002006"
                     /inference="similar to AA sequence:UniProtKB:P26488"
                     /codon_start=1
                     /transl_table=11
                     /product="Nitrogen fixation regulation protein FixK"
                     /db_xref="COG:COG0664"
                     /translation="MSHEAQKIIARQSLLLRSLPEQHVDTLLRQAVWRQYDRGETIFLQ
                     EEEAKAVHVVLAGWVKLFRISPTGAEAVVSVFTRGESFGEAVALRNVRYPVSAEAVSPC
                     EIMHIPSPVLLSLMKQDPEICVSILAATFTHLHSLVAQLEQLKAQTGAQRVAEFLLNLC
                     DCDAGQCEVELPYDKMLIAGRLGMKPESLSRAFSRLKPVGVKINRNHAEIADMDVLRNY
                     AESDPSEK"
     gene            complement(19583..20275)
                     /locus_tag="AI2_03456"
                     /gene="fixK_1"
     CDS             20461..21684
                     /gene="hemA_3"
                     /locus_tag="AI2_03457"
                     /EC_number="2.3.1.37"
                     /inference="ab initio prediction:Prodigal:002006"
                     /inference="similar to AA sequence:UniProtKB:P18079"
                     /codon_start=1
                     /transl_table=11
                     /product="5-aminolevulinate synthase"
                     /db_xref="COG:COG0156"
                     /translation="MDFEQFFSQSLDTLKDEGNYRIFIDLQRRRGAFPNARQTDGPVQR
                     DVRIWCSNDYLGMGQHPSVISAMHDALDRCGAGAGGTRNISGTTHDHVLLEAELADLHG
                     KEAALLFTSGYVSNWAALGTLAARIPGLIVFSDALNHASMIEGIRHSRAQKVIWKHNDL
                     ADLDAKLAAADPDAPKMIAFESVYSMDGDIAPIKEICDLADKYGAMTYLDEVHAVGLYG
                     PRGGGIAERDGLMDRLTVIEGTLGKAFGVVGGYIAASAALCDFVRSFASGFIFTTALPP
                     SIAAGAAASIRHLKHSSTERDLQKTRVAQVRARLDAEGIPHLPNPSHIIPVMVGDPVKC
                     KFISDTLLEEFGIYIQPINYPTVPKGTERLRITPSPVHTDEDIDHLVGALSALWQRCQI
                     ARMPMAAQ"
     gene            20461..21684
                     /locus_tag="AI2_03457"
                     /gene="hemA_3"
     CDS             complement(21738..22025)
                     /locus_tag="AI2_03458"
                     /inference="ab initio prediction:Prodigal:002006"
                     /codon_start=1
                     /transl_table=11
                     /product="hypothetical protein"
                     /translation="MSATSSFAKYSRRRRPNSLIGAWLALLALSLASTLLTLMKTPDAL
                     IAGGILLFALIKTRVILARYLDLAESPGWLRGFTLVLTGFSAVIFALYLI"
     gene            complement(21738..22025)
                     /locus_tag="AI2_03458"
     CDS             complement(22031..22579)
                     /gene="ctaE_2"
                     /locus_tag="AI2_03459"
                     /EC_number="1.9.3.1"
                     /inference="ab initio prediction:Prodigal:002006"
                     /inference="similar to AA sequence:UniProtKB:Q9AEL8"
                     /codon_start=1
                     /transl_table=11
                     /product="Cytochrome c oxidase subunit 3"
                     /db_xref="COG:COG1845"
                     /translation="MSETSFIDELPGELLMWVLIISELLVFGAGLIAFMGVRLTDPAGF
                     AEAQSHLYRTGAAFNTAILVTSGYLAAQALNWRRAAFRFKARLALTGAAVLGIAFLVIK
                     SVEYAGKAGQGITYETHPFFMFYYLLTGFHAAHVLAGVGILLLVAWRDDPRNIEAGAQF
                     WHMVDLVWILLFPVIYLLG"
     gene            complement(22031..22579)
                     /locus_tag="AI2_03459"
                     /gene="ctaE_2"
     CDS             complement(22576..24498)
                     /locus_tag="AI2_03460"
                     /inference="ab initio prediction:Prodigal:002006"
                     /codon_start=1
                     /transl_table=11
                     /product="hypothetical protein"
                     /translation="MVKIDFEPWEPEETIGKLWHTLASRLDAPQVHDGAAVDLSEVAGR
                     LAVLFRGLGGGPGVELRPVSPEVSHHRLSWRRRLATEVELMPRASFDGEVLRLPDRLAV
                     FPAREANGALYVWLAAAAAHAGTRIDEDDPLRADLRALIAAQRMVDATLDDAPGLRPLY
                     TELCKGVLHQRDIPNLPPIEDAVEELIRHKLGDPQPLSAKAEQLLTLDEDLIAPRGYQP
                     MRPVPLWPELRAVGFSEHNEVENPETEGPPEESGEKTHRARRRKSDQAERSDSFILHKF
                     EAILSWAEFLNINRRIDDDDPDNAKKAADDQEEIGLGQISKAPPTRLKLHLDLAPEDVN
                     RERLSGRILYPEWDVRSGRYLADHVNVLLSDADIRDDAAAFGKDPATARRIRAVKRQFE
                     ALRPGRVMTRGHLDGDQLDIEAAVRAETDRMASGESNDRIWQQSRPEARDLAVSILLDV
                     SRSTESAVTGRAVIDIEREALAALAWGLNACGDDFAIHAFSSLKRQRVYIQRCKRFDEP
                     MGAKVEQRIASLRPGHYTRLGAAIRHCSKDLASQTRKRRLLLVITDGKPNDLDHYEGRH
                     GIEDTCMAVREARRAGQSVFGVTIDKTGKSWFPRMFGQGGFAVIPDPHRLTMALPQIYR
                     QLVGA"
     gene            complement(22576..24498)
                     /locus_tag="AI2_03460"
     CDS             complement(24508..25323)
                     /gene="nirQ"
                     /locus_tag="AI2_03461"
                     /inference="ab initio prediction:Prodigal:002006"
                     /inference="similar to AA sequence:UniProtKB:Q02441"
                     /codon_start=1
                     /transl_table=11
                     /product="Denitrification regulatory protein NirQ"
                     /db_xref="COG:COG0714"
                     /translation="MDMDGSIKLNEGAANAPFYLPQGDECDVFTAAYNNDLPVLLKGPT
                     GCGKTRFVAHMAAKLGRPLYTVACHDDLAAADLIGRYLLKGGETVWVDGPLTRAVREGA
                     ICYLDEVVEARKDVTVVLHPLTDDRRILPIDRTGEELEAAPGFMLVASYNPGYQNILKT
                     LKPSTRQRFISLEFDFPSAQMEAEVVAQESGLPLERCKPLVRLAGKLRGLKGQDLEEGV
                     STRLVVYAATLIAQGMSTDRAILAAMIEPLTDDEDIKRGLLDLVTAVFG"
     gene            complement(24508..25323)
                     /locus_tag="AI2_03461"
                     /gene="nirQ"
     CDS             complement(25326..26693)
                     /gene="norB"
                     /locus_tag="AI2_03462"
                     /EC_number="1.7.2.5"
                     /inference="ab initio prediction:Prodigal:002006"
                     /inference="similar to AA sequence:UniProtKB:P98008"
                     /codon_start=1
                     /transl_table=11
                     /product="Nitric oxide reductase subunit B"
                     /translation="MKYESQKIAYAYFAVAMALFAIQVIGGLLAGFIYVFPNFLSELLP
                     FNIVRMLHTNALIVWLILGFFGAAYFLIPEEAEREIHSPKLAYLQLIILVVGTLGVVLT
                     YVFNLFEGNWLLGKEGREFLEQPKWVKAGIVVAALMFLYNVSMTVLKGKKTAITNILLL
                     GLWGLALLFLFAFYNPGNLSLDKQYWWYVVHLWVEGVWELIMASILAYLMLKLTGVDRE
                     VVEKWLYVIVAAALFSGILGTGHHYYWIGTPGYWQWIGSIFSSLEVIPFFAMMAFAFVM
                     VWKGRRDHPNKAALLWSLGCATLAFFGAGVWGFLHTLHGVNYYTHGTQITAAHGHLAFY
                     GAYVCLNLAIFSYAMPILKNRDPYNQVLNMGSFWLMTSGMVFMTFVLTFGGTVQTHMQR
                     VVGDYFMDVQDQIAIFYWMRLGSGIVVVLGALLFIYSIWVPRKEVIEPGAAETPAE"
     gene            complement(25326..26693)
                     /locus_tag="AI2_03462"
                     /gene="norB"
     CDS             complement(26710..27159)
                     /gene="norC"
                     /locus_tag="AI2_03463"
                     /inference="ab initio prediction:Prodigal:002006"
                     /inference="similar to AA sequence:UniProtKB:Q52527"
                     /codon_start=1
                     /transl_table=11
                     /product="Nitric oxide reductase subunit C"
                     /db_xref="COG:COG2010"
                     /translation="MREVMTKSMARNIFYGGSLFFILIFLALSAHSHLYIVNSENAAKL
                     DESVVRGKHVWEKHACINCHTILGEGAYFAPEVGNVMTRWGVLDDPESAFESLKGWMEA
                     QPTGIPGRRQMPQFNLSDEEIRDLTNFLIWTDNIDAQDWPPNEAG"
     gene            complement(26710..27159)
                     /locus_tag="AI2_03463"
                     /gene="norC"
     CDS             27426..28532
                     /locus_tag="AI2_03464"
                     /inference="ab initio prediction:Prodigal:002006"
                     /codon_start=1
                     /transl_table=11
                     /product="hypothetical protein"
                     /translation="MANYSYIGYTPGVITVNTIGPDTVTLDVNFDPDTDRRLFSVTDAA
                     GGFVQNGGGPPVVDTGDVFNGDRFDDEDGDDLTQTGTITTLDGSTTFLSGSIYLEESYI
                     LSKPGGGTITVYRVEVDGVLGGYITSEPLVPGTTYSMNIVNVTPTNAPDTTDPAAIIDV
                     PCFTAGTLIMTPEGPMPIEDLKVGDMVMTADNGSQHVRWIGTRHLDQAALRARPRLKPI
                     RIEAGSLGDRVPRRDLLVSPQHRMLVRSRIAVRMFDTEEILVPAHILVASPGICVADET
                     VSVTYFHLLFDRHEIIYAEGAPSESLFTGAQALSSVHPDAREEIFTLFPELAKPGHVPQ
                     AARQIPAKGRRARALVQRHVKNERPLIS"
     gene            27426..28532
                     /locus_tag="AI2_03464"
     CDS             complement(28561..29757)
                     /locus_tag="AI2_03465"
                     /inference="ab initio prediction:Prodigal:002006"
                     /codon_start=1
                     /transl_table=11
                     /product="hypothetical protein"
                     /translation="MSSAISRIFSEGFRVFFLSAGLYGVFAGVAWGVWLASLDGLLPYA
                     EQSYGMPPVMWHAHEMIFGYATAALGGFFLTAVPNWTGTPEVRARFVTIVALIWMAGRL
                     AVWFSGSLSPITVAIVDLSFVPILVLKIASQLVRRPKPQNMIFLYLLSLVWVANLMVHL
                     EWIGVAADTLNTGVRAGLLTLCSMIAILGGRITPAFTRNAMKREGVPEALWPASNAALE
                     KAVMALALVLPLLVLTLGSVFLAGICALLLGGAQLMRMARWRAGWALRQPILIALHLGL
                     MMLALGLLLWGSAVIGYGNEIGALHILGIGCVGGMTLAVMSRAALGHSGRPLVAPSPMA
                     VGYGLMAAAALVRWLGSGLAGGYMVAMLTADGLWIAAIGLYLFAMWPALTGPRATKQG"
     gene            complement(28561..29757)
                     /locus_tag="AI2_03465"
     CDS             30001..31677
                     /gene="nirS_1"
                     /locus_tag="AI2_03466"
                     /EC_number="1.7.2.1"
                     /inference="ab initio prediction:Prodigal:002006"
                     /inference="similar to AA sequence:UniProtKB:P24040"
                     /codon_start=1
                     /transl_table=11
                     /product="Nitrite reductase"
                     /translation="MSLGISYNKTGRAFGVGLAMLLGSVAAPAFADEPTLSDEAFEASK
                     QLYFEQCAGCHGVLRKGATGKNLEPHWKKTAADGTVTEGGTLKLGQERLEKIIAWGTEG
                     GMNNFSDIMSEQEIKDMATYIMMEAPKPPEMSLEQMKATRKVYVEEADYPTEPLHGRNW
                     ENFFVVIERDVGKVAVIDGDTKEVLTHIPTGYAVHVLKASEHHNITEPETPGRFWYTMG
                     RDGKMTKIDLWQTPDKMLVSEVKIAYDARDVAVSGDGKYVIGGGYWPPHFAIVDAQTME
                     PVKVVSTRGTNVDGEYVEEARVAAIYTTPNEPTWIVAVKELGQLWQVDYTDLDNLRIDK
                     INSAKFLHDGFFDPTGRYFQIAANASNKMVVVDTETHKLEAMIDTAALPHPGPGANWID
                     PNCGPVAGTTHLGVGTVTVWGNDPEGHPDQAWKTCYEVETDGPGLFVRTHPNSDYIWAD
                     QTKHPEPEIQQSVQVISKETGEIVKTIQITEDEGSAAVHFEFNADGTEVWVSKWNLSDS
                     KEPNGQIVIFDAKTLEEIGRIDGLYAPTGKFNVHNRSNHVT"
     gene            30001..31677
                     /locus_tag="AI2_03466"
                     /gene="nirS_1"
     CDS             31802..33589
                     /locus_tag="AI2_03467"
                     /inference="ab initio prediction:Prodigal:002006"
                     /codon_start=1
                     /transl_table=11
                     /product="hypothetical protein"
                     /translation="MTSEPEKKKPIWRRYFLWGMPVAGIAAAFAAGIIFWGGFNTAMEA
                     TNTKEFCVSCHEMRDFVYAEYQGTIHDVNRSGVGAVCSDCHVPKDWTHKIIRKIKASKE
                     LYGKMVGTINTREKFEAKRIHLAMNEWERMKSTDSRECRNCHDFESMMPEFQRPRARQQ
                     HLNAMETGQTCIDCHKGIAHSNIRDRASDEYLEELEAPNPAFIRPIPPEYLASLERIEA
                     KEAAEAEAEKAAKKAQQEAVQAQIAAAVDAAVAEERAAAATDGSATPASSESGDVGANI
                     DWNAVASADLKLFYPGQASFEWVQNGKTHGGARPLTKGGDQCSTCHAKELDAIGNKIVA
                     GGELEPTPIPGKRGVIDATVQAAHDDENLYIRLQWPDAGHNPAPFVDGGKMDPENQIKV
                     AMMITGTGIELGDQVGCWASCHADNTYMPFAPEADAIAANRDVSGRLTAQDTVTKYLSE
                     SRTEIEIKGRGGKALGGWDKLQAAEQIEQYLADGTYLDLMRVYADGSATNGYLLEQRVV
                     NDGEIAASANLSGGMWTVVFTRPLNSGAPGDVPLEAGQTYTVGFAIHDDFAAARFHHVT
                     LDTSLALDDDSAFINVVKQ"
     gene            31802..33589
                     /locus_tag="AI2_03467"
     CDS             33644..34045
                     /gene="petE"
                     /locus_tag="AI2_03468"
                     /inference="ab initio prediction:Prodigal:002006"
                     /inference="protein motif:HAMAP:MF_00566"
                     /codon_start=1
                     /transl_table=11
                     /product="Plastocyanin"
                     /translation="MKPHRLLPALLLLAAPAWSDETAEICAEAEERYVELFGHPSASVE
                     DAKVVLMYNYNFCPFELTVKAGTTVRWVNVDKRTSHSVLLKDGSEPESDRLFPEETVEM
                     TFLTPGPQDYLCGPHWETQNMIGMITVEP"
     gene            33644..34045
                     /locus_tag="AI2_03468"
                     /gene="petE"
     CDS             34246..35007
                     /gene="sumT_3"
                     /locus_tag="AI2_03469"
                     /EC_number="2.1.1.107"
                     /inference="ab initio prediction:Prodigal:002006"
                     /inference="similar to AA sequence:UniProtKB:O34744"
                     /codon_start=1
                     /transl_table=11
                     /product="Uroporphyrinogen-III C-methyltransferase"
                     /db_xref="COG:COG0007"
                     /translation="MSGKVFLIGAGPGDPELMTLRALRMLQEADVVIYDRLVSADILNL
                     HAEGARLIPVGKAPKCHTVPQDRINEILLEEASAGHTVARLKGGDPMIFGRGSEEAAYL
                     MAHGVAVEYAPGITAAQGASCSTGVPLTHRGLATSVQYVTGHRQADKVLDLDWKRLADP
                     DTTLVVYMGVANIGQIAMGLMTENLPGSTPVLAIGNATTPDERRLVSRLDQLANDVRTS
                     GLKAPTLFIIGKVVSLYAEQPVATILERAHG"
     gene            34246..35007
                     /locus_tag="AI2_03469"
                     /gene="sumT_3"
     CDS             35000..35383
                     /locus_tag="AI2_03470"
                     /inference="ab initio prediction:Prodigal:002006"
                     /codon_start=1
                     /transl_table=11
                     /product="hypothetical protein"
                     /translation="MAKLGCRKHMPCPAPNRNVPGHKGWVAQTFLTTAVLAATSAFAAD
                     VIDPNALKRLVHQDCGSCHGLSLKGGLGPDLRSKTLEHYDAEVLTGVILDGIPDTAMPP
                     WRPLISEEEAEWIARYLLEQEAQ"
     gene            35000..35383
                     /locus_tag="AI2_03470"
     CDS             35380..36525
                     /locus_tag="AI2_03471"
                     /inference="ab initio prediction:Prodigal:002006"
                     /codon_start=1
                     /transl_table=11
                     /product="hypothetical protein"
                     /translation="MKHLFLSLAATLMMTTAQAEPMATGDLGLVIERASGSVLLVDQSD
                     RAALARIEGLGDLSHASMVYSPDERFAYVFGRDGGLTKVDIVTRQIVNRVVQSGNAIGG
                     AISDDGALVAVSNYEPGGVRVFDAQTLEMVADIPTGSKTIGLVDAPGRRFVFTMWDTGE
                     TWIADFAQGAPEVTKIPDIGKNPYDALITANGRTYITGLFGEDGLTALDLWSDNPEPIR
                     VLPGYGRGQEEMPVYKMPHLEGWALTGSEFVLPAVGLHEVLWIDATTLTETGRTQTYGQ
                     PVFAMARPDGRQVWVNFAHPLNDTIQVIDTVSKQIIHEFKPGPAVLHMEFTPRGHEVWI
                     SVRDANKVMVYDTRSFEKLREIEAESPSGIFFTARAHKTGL"
     gene            35380..36525
                     /locus_tag="AI2_03471"
     CDS             36529..37518
                     /locus_tag="AI2_03472"
                     /inference="ab initio prediction:Prodigal:002006"
                     /codon_start=1
                     /transl_table=11
                     /product="hypothetical protein"
                     /translation="MQHITDPIDRRLLDEFQRDFPVTERPFQVLGTALELDESEVIHRL
                     TRMRTTGRITRVGATITPGVVTASTLAAVSVPEERLEEIAALIDAEPGVNHNYQREDAW
                     NLWFVATGPDRAHVDATLARISRVTGLRVLDLRLVRPFNVDLGFRMIGGVKTVPTARQV
                     DASAMRDGDRCLLQTLSSGLSLVAEPYAALAHSLNRDVDEVMARVIALHAAGIISRLGV
                     IVRHRALGWSANAMVVWDLPAEQIDIAGPALAAFPGVTLCYERNPVPDVWPYRLYSMIH
                     ARSRSEALDVLARATTLSELTGARNKVLFSTRCFKQTGALIQTKEVAA"
     gene            36529..37518
                     /locus_tag="AI2_03472"
     CDS             37515..37964
                     /locus_tag="AI2_03473"
                     /inference="ab initio prediction:Prodigal:002006"
                     /codon_start=1
                     /transl_table=11
                     /product="hypothetical protein"
                     /translation="MTLDQTDRAILNLMQDDLPLVSHPYATVAKELDLSEAELLARLTR
                     MKETRVITRFGPFFDAAAMGGAFCLCAMAVPAGEFEAVVTKVNAHPEVAHNYERTHRLN
                     MWFVLATETPEGIKATADAIERETGIEVLCFPKLQEFYIGFRVAA"
     gene            37515..37964
                     /locus_tag="AI2_03473"
     CDS             37961..38443
                     /locus_tag="AI2_03474"
                     /inference="ab initio prediction:Prodigal:002006"
                     /codon_start=1
                     /transl_table=11
                     /product="hypothetical protein"
                     /translation="MIDATDRQIIQALQGGLPLVSAPYAQVADDLGMQEADLLERLSAL
                     KARGVIRRIAAAPNHYKLGMTSNGMTVWDVEDDRIAELGAQIGALPFVTHCYERPRALP
                     DWPYNLFAMVHGSDRDEVEEKRAQITMILGDACRAKDILYSTRILKKTGLRLKKKG"
     gene            37961..38443
                     /locus_tag="AI2_03474"
     CDS             38448..39662
                     /gene="pqqE"
                     /locus_tag="AI2_03475"
                     /EC_number="1.21.98.4"
                     /inference="ab initio prediction:Prodigal:002006"
                     /inference="protein motif:HAMAP:MF_00660"
                     /codon_start=1
                     /transl_table=11
                     /product="PqqA peptide cyclase"
                     /translation="MFRLTEYMHQLVKPTPVRKRRPGPVKPVVIWNLTRRCNLKCRHCY
                     TVSADVAFPGELSHEQAMVTLEDLGQFRVPALILSGGEPLDRFDFFDIAKRARDIVPML
                     ALSTNGTRIHDETADMIADVGFNYVGISLDGIGATNDWFRGVEGAFADALRGVRECKRR
                     GIKVGLRFCLTEGTQHHLPDLLQLCDDEGVDKFYLSHLVYAGRGDKNRGEDAEHQRTRK
                     GMDLLLERAWEAASSGRPLDIVTGNNDADAGYFLNWIRAHFDVDKAAHVREHLAAWGGN
                     SSGLGVANIDNLGRVHPDTYWSDYTVGNVKTTSFSELWTSDDPMLAMLRTRPRPLKGRC
                     GACELKDVCGGNTRIRALQLTGDPWAEDPACYLTNKEIGVDDAGERLRVTPFRGKSHDP
                     AHQFF"
     gene            38448..39662
                     /locus_tag="AI2_03475"
                     /gene="pqqE"
     CDS             39637..41262
                     /gene="nirS_2"
                     /locus_tag="AI2_03476"
                     /EC_number="1.7.2.1"
                     /inference="ab initio prediction:Prodigal:002006"
                     /inference="similar to AA sequence:UniProtKB:P24474"
                     /codon_start=1
                     /transl_table=11
                     /product="Nitrite reductase"
                     /db_xref="COG:COG2010"
                     /translation="MIRRISSFDPVCSEPSTWALETLNGASGGSIFEKMKVVLMCFVLG
                     AGGAWADAPTDYAEHCASCHGENRLGGVGPALIPETLQRMRGPRIAAVIAEGRAATQMP
                     AFSHELDALQIEELAGWLKSPLETDPEWGEAHIMDSRTLDDGYIPVDAPVWSSDPMNIT
                     LVVETGDHHVSVLDGDTFEVLDRFETPFAVHGGPKFSPDGRYVFIMSRDGWVQKYDIWA
                     LQQVGRVRAGLNSRNIAMSGDGKWLAVANYLPNSLTLLSTEDLSVAKVIAIKGKAGKSS
                     RVSAVYQAPPRESFVLALKDVPEIWEVFYGANPPQSGLGHDFRIEGQFKNPDPFPVRKI
                     TTPDYLDDFFFDQSYEYVMGAARDGKGGQVIDLVIGHKVADLDLPGMPHLGSGITWKHG
                     DTTVMATPHLTDGTVSVIDMETWKTVKRIKTEGPGFFMRSHENSPYVWADVFFGPNKDA
                     MHVIDKQSLEIVRTLRPAPGKTVAHVEFTKDGRHALVSIWEDDGAVIVYDAQTLEEVRR
                     LPMRKPSGKYNVWNKITFSEGTSH"
     gene            39637..41262
                     /locus_tag="AI2_03476"
                     /gene="nirS_2"
     CDS             41219..41482
                     /locus_tag="AI2_03477"
                     /inference="ab initio prediction:Prodigal:002006"
                     /codon_start=1
                     /transl_table=11
                     /product="hypothetical protein"
                     /translation="MSGTKSPSRKAPATEGKWPVWKLAILLYPATMLTVAINLFLAGLI
                     LHSAGFGVIGPVPAILWSIPLGIPASWLAGRWVRGLMDEADG"
     gene            41219..41482
                     /locus_tag="AI2_03477"
     CDS             41571..42035
                     /locus_tag="AI2_03478"
                     /inference="ab initio prediction:Prodigal:002006"
                     /codon_start=1
                     /transl_table=11
                     /product="hypothetical protein"
                     /translation="MPAFNSFHTLPVRALRAACGLAGIFLLLLQMLGPVLASPGESMWV
                     EICSEAGAVWVEVDLDEESTDPTAPCPKCADCALCAVTVSAPMPGALLPASVGNVQNVR
                     FEHGGQCILYSPKHLWPETRGPPFMTLEESERAPRASMASTQLIGGAPWS"
     gene            41571..42035
                     /locus_tag="AI2_03478"
     CDS             42026..44203
                     /locus_tag="AI2_03479"
                     /inference="ab initio prediction:Prodigal:002006"
                     /codon_start=1
                     /transl_table=11
                     /product="hypothetical protein"
                     /translation="MVISRAIHLLLALVLSFGVAISARADSLASFLPDIDPADLAPGAD
                     AFGPVRSDVKVAPVLRGGETIAWAFLTSDFVGTTGYSGKPIHVVAAIDADAVLTGVQLV
                     KHSEPIVLIGIPNSRMVELTEGYAGLDLKREAETGGEGHDLDIISGATVTIMVIDDSLV
                     RGGIKVARALGLGGLSPVQAGGPKREVDMAQDAIYDWTTLSGDGSVRRMTLDVGQVNAA
                     FEATGDQRAIKRPEPGEPDDTFIDMHMALVSVPSIGKSLLGEAEYQNLTNWLDEGEQAI
                     LVLGRGAYSFKGSGYVRGGIFDRIQLIQGDSSVRFFDKQQRRLGEVAAPDAPSFTELDI
                     FKIPADAEFDPAEPFRLQLLVQRAVGAVEKTFLTFDLGYKLPEQYLLPVTAPSVVDDAT
                     GEAAAKAALWQRIWKDRTVEIVGLGVMLLVLTATFFFQFHATMNARVFYWFRIGYLTIT
                     LFFIGWYANAQLSVVNLMALAGSLRTGFSWDAFLLDPLVFIQWFAVAAALLFWGRGAYC
                     GWLCPFGALQELTNKIARALKVPQWTLPWGLNERLWPAKYMIFLGLFGLSFVSIPLAEQ
                     YAEIEPFKTAIILKFMRDWPFVVFALVLLGIGLFVERFYCRYLCPLGGALAIPARIRMF
                     DWLRRYNDCGTPCQTCANECPVQAIHPTGEINPNECVTCLHCQVLYQSEDKCPVVIRQL
                     KRRAKTGSVTPKTPLGQPPANHPNAKPKTVS"
     gene            42026..44203
                     /locus_tag="AI2_03479"
     CDS             44219..46126
                     /gene="nosZ"
                     /locus_tag="AI2_03480"
                     /EC_number="1.7.2.4"
                     /inference="ab initio prediction:Prodigal:002006"
                     /inference="similar to AA sequence:UniProtKB:Q51705"
                     /codon_start=1
                     /transl_table=11
                     /product="Nitrous-oxide reductase"
                     /db_xref="COG:COG4263"
                     /translation="MSDQENKLNITRRGMLGATATGAVIAGTGLGSTLMTAKEASAAAK
                     QHLEPGELDEYYGFWSSGQTGELRILGVPSMRELMRVPVFNRCSATGWGQTNESLKVLT
                     EGLLPETKEFLAANGKVTYDNGDLHHPHMSFTDGTYDGRYLFMNDKANTRVARVRCDVM
                     KCDKIIEIPNAHDIHGLRPQKFPRTGYVFANGEHEAPLVNDGQILDDPSQYVNIFTAID
                     GDSMEIAWQVMVSGNLDNTDCDYQGKYAFSTSYNSEMGMNLAEMTENELDHVVVFNLKG
                     IEDAIAAGNYQELNGVKVVDGRKEAGGNLTRYIPIPNSPHGVNAAPDKKHIMINGKLSP
                     TVSVIDVEKVDALFSENADPRSAVVAEPQLGLGPLHTAFDGKGNAYTTLFLDSQVVKWD
                     IAKAIEAYAGADVDPIVDKVDVHYQPGHNSTSMGETAEADGKWLISMNKFSKDRFLNVG
                     PLKPENEQLIDISGDKMKVVHDGPTFAEPHDSIIVHRSKVNPVNVWDRNDPMWEEARAQ
                     AAADGVDLDEGAEEPIRDGNKVRVYMTSTAPVFSMEKFTVKQGDEVTVYVTNLDDVDDV
                     THGFCLSNFGIAMEVAPQATASVTFIADRPGVHWFYCQWFCHALHMEMRGRMFVEPRSA
                     "
     gene            44219..46126
                     /locus_tag="AI2_03480"
                     /gene="nosZ"
     CDS             46129..47385
                     /gene="nosD"
                     /locus_tag="AI2_03481"
                     /inference="ab initio prediction:Prodigal:002006"
                     /inference="similar to AA sequence:UniProtKB:P19843"
                     /codon_start=1
                     /transl_table=11
                     /product="putative ABC transporter binding protein NosD"
                     /translation="MRWPLLIPLLLGSPLWAADWDVPNRAGAINEILAQAADGDTLRLS
                     PGVYVEQLVLDRPVTLDGLGQATIDGQGQGSVITVTGPGVTLRGLTVIGSGSDHDGIDS
                     GIQLTKTARAPVVEDNVLLGNLYGIDIHGAKDSIVRRNRIEGRQDRHMNARGNGVYVWN
                     APGAVVEGNDIRYGRDGIFVNSSKKNTFTGNLFRDLRFAVHYMYADDSVVSDNVSIGND
                     LGYAVMFTTNVRVANNVSIGDREHGVMLNYANKSVITGNVVKGAKEKCTFLYNSNKNEF
                     TDNWFEGCGIGIHFTAGSERNRIVGNSFIGNRTQVKYVSTKWVEWSEDGRGNYWSDFAA
                     YDVDGNGIADVPYRPNDSMDHVLWTQPAAKLLLGSPAVQLVRWSQSAFPALLPGGVMDS
                     NPLMQAPEPPAMKKVPHDG"
     gene            46129..47385
                     /locus_tag="AI2_03481"
                     /gene="nosD"
     CDS             47375..48268
                     /gene="nosF"
                     /locus_tag="AI2_03482"
                     /inference="ab initio prediction:Prodigal:002006"
                     /inference="similar to AA sequence:UniProtKB:P19844"
                     /codon_start=1
                     /transl_table=11
                     /product="putative ABC transporter ATP-binding protein
                     NosF"
                     /db_xref="COG:COG1131"
                     /translation="MTDKALSIDHVCKNRGKTRVLDDITLSLAPGQRVALLGHNGAGKS
                     TLIKSILGLTPIRDGAIRIGGATPGSAQARRDTAYLPEAVSFHPALTGREQLTLFAKLS
                     GSKADVPGLLERVGLSDALDRRIGAYSKGMRQRLGLAQVLLGQPKVALLDEPTSGLDPI
                     SRQDLYAIIDELAVQGTAVLIASHALTEVEARTDRIAIMRKGRMVADDTLNNLSALAGL
                     PIRLKVRATANADALAAELGGNRINGASVELLCTPEDKMEALRRIAGLGDAVADVEMTP
                     PKLEDLYRHYAQEERT"
     gene            47375..48268
                     /locus_tag="AI2_03482"
                     /gene="nosF"
     CDS             48265..49086
                     /gene="nosY"
                     /locus_tag="AI2_03483"
                     /inference="ab initio prediction:Prodigal:002006"
                     /inference="similar to AA sequence:UniProtKB:P19845"
                     /codon_start=1
                     /transl_table=11
                     /product="putative ABC transporter permease protein NosY"
                     /db_xref="COG:COG1277"
                     /translation="MTRFLAISRTEMLILRRNRWLLVATLIMVLFALALTFAGSAPTGT
                     LGVDMLTVSVASMTTLSVYLAPLLALMISFDAIAGDVDRGSLSLLLSYPAGRGEILLGK
                     FCAHLAALAFAMTVGFGTAGAVAAFFGGAGPESLMALVRLILTSILLGAVFLALGYLLS
                     ALARGATAAAGLSAGLWLVFVVLYDLGLLGAVVMDKGGTFTQSVFPWVMVANPADAFRL
                     WNIAATEGVAMASGMTGAAQALPVWAAPASLLIWPVLGFALARLAFRRVEP"
     gene            48265..49086
                     /locus_tag="AI2_03483"
                     /gene="nosY"
     CDS             49083..49598
                     /gene="nosL"
                     /locus_tag="AI2_03484"
                     /inference="ab initio prediction:Prodigal:002006"
                     /inference="similar to AA sequence:UniProtKB:O68481"
                     /codon_start=1
                     /transl_table=11
                     /product="Copper-binding lipoprotein NosL"
                     /translation="MRRLALIALLALVACKEEFAEAPDPVDLTPDALSYFCQMNVAEHG
                     GPKGQVHLEGYPAPLFFAQVRDMVAYLKSPERDADITAIYVSDMGVAPSWRQPGISNWI
                     AADGATFVVGADVAGGMGAREVVPFADPADAQVFAETYGGTAMRLPDIPDAEVLGPVDL
                     DLTLETPV"
     gene            49083..49598
                     /locus_tag="AI2_03484"
                     /gene="nosL"
     CDS             49595..50488
                     /gene="apbE_1"
                     /locus_tag="AI2_03485"
                     /EC_number="2.7.1.180"
                     /inference="ab initio prediction:Prodigal:002006"
                     /inference="similar to AA sequence:UniProtKB:A5F5Y3"
                     /codon_start=1
                     /transl_table=11
                     /product="FAD:protein FMN transferase"
                     /db_xref="COG:COG1477"
                     /translation="MTALSRRRFLIISAACAATPAMASDAHWRGTALGAAASLRLVGLT
                     DAEAAPIIAAVEGEVTRLEDIFSLYRPQSQLSRLNRDGVLTAPAPELLEVLGLSSALHQ
                     ASGGAFDPSIQPLWYALATGAGPGDLAAARAAVGWERVSFDAASVRLPVPGQSALTLNG
                     IAQGAITDRIAALLRGFGLRDVLVDMGEVAALGSRGDGTPWKVGLAAPDQRVLKRVALR
                     DRAVATSSSLGTQLGQGFGHIITPDGPANRDRTVSVSAPDAVMADGLSTAICATSQSQV
                     TEILRRFPEAHIELNV"
     gene            49595..50488
                     /locus_tag="AI2_03485"
                     /gene="apbE_1"
     CDS             50619..51134
                     /gene="napF"
                     /locus_tag="AI2_03486"
                     /inference="ab initio prediction:Prodigal:002006"
                     /inference="similar to AA sequence:UniProtKB:P0AAL0"
                     /codon_start=1
                     /transl_table=11
                     /product="Ferredoxin-type protein NapF"
                     /db_xref="COG:COG1145"
                     /translation="MSQLTSRRAFLSARILREDPDAIRPPGAGVTGFADLCTGCEDCAG
                     ACPEEVITFDNSGFPVLDLSAGGCTLCGACAEVCPTPALLPERVAEWPWRARIEAASCL
                     SMNGVSCRLCQDTCEQEAIRFRLQLGGRAEPALETETCIGCGTCSAACPAGAITMHRPA
                     PLHPEVTQ"
     gene            50619..51134
                     /locus_tag="AI2_03486"
                     /gene="napF"
     CDS             51131..51421
                     /gene="napD"
                     /locus_tag="AI2_03487"
                     /inference="ab initio prediction:Prodigal:002006"
                     /inference="protein motif:HAMAP:MF_02200"
                     /codon_start=1
                     /transl_table=11
                     /product="Chaperone NapD"
                     /translation="MNICGCLVHIAPDHTDAARAAMTGTDGVELHAEAEDGRFVVVVED
                     TADRLASETIMDLHQIPGVISLSLTYHHFEDLAEAAPRPDAPSQPSSRRPM"
     gene            51131..51421
                     /locus_tag="AI2_03487"
                     /gene="napD"
     CDS             51421..53913
                     /gene="napA_2"
                     /locus_tag="AI2_03488"
                     /EC_number="1.9.6.1"
                     /inference="ab initio prediction:Prodigal:002006"
                     /inference="similar to AA sequence:UniProtKB:P33937"
                     /codon_start=1
                     /transl_table=11
                     /product="Periplasmic nitrate reductase"
                     /db_xref="COG:COG0243"
                     /translation="MTISESRRTFLKASAAAATASAAGIPLAAGSASAQAAAPDIRWDK
                     AACRFCGTGCSVLVGTKDGRVVATQGDPDAPVNRGLNCIKGYFLSKIMYGKDRLTTPLL
                     RKTNGEYDKNGEFEPVSWDEAFDVMAAKWKEALAKKGPTSVGMFGSGQWTVWEGYAAAK
                     MMKAGFRSNNIDPNARHCMASAVVGFIRTFGIDEPMGCYDDLEHADTFVLWGSNMAEMH
                     PILWSRLTDTRLTKPGCEVHVLSTFEHRSFELADNGMVFNPQTDLAILNYIANYIIQNG
                     AVNEEFVKNHVNITKTATDIGYGLRDNHPLQQEAANPNVGKMEPISFEEYAEAVSAYTL
                     EYTSELSGVPADKLERLAQQYADPNRKVMSLWTMGFNQHTRGSWVNSLMYNVHLLVGKI
                     SEPGNSPFSLTGQPSACGTAREVGTFAHRLPADMVVMNDEHRKICETAWNVPAGTIPAK
                     PGFHAVLQHRKLKDGDLNAYWVQCNNNMQAAPNINEEGYPGYRNPENFITVSDPYPTVT
                     AVSADLILPTAMWVEKEGAYGNAERRTQFWRQQVKAPGEAKSDVWQVMEFSKRFTVEEV
                     WGEELLATMPEHRGKTMYEVLFANGSVDKFPLSETAEGFDNDESEHFGFYVQKGLFEEY
                     ANFGRGHAHDLAPFEMYHQARGMRWPVVDGKETLYRFREGYDPYVPEGAGVKFYGKKDG
                     KASIIFAPYEPAAEEPDAEYDLWLCTGRVLEHWHSGSMTRRVPELHRAYPAAVVYMHPQ
                     DAKDRDLRRGQEIVLSTRRGEVTSRVETRGRNKVPRGLVFMPWFDEGQLTNKLTLDATC
                     PLSKETDFKKCACKVERA"
     gene            51421..53913
                     /locus_tag="AI2_03488"
                     /gene="napA_2"
     CDS             53942..54760
                     /gene="napG"
                     /locus_tag="AI2_03489"
                     /inference="ab initio prediction:Prodigal:002006"
                     /inference="similar to AA sequence:UniProtKB:P0AAL3"
                     /codon_start=1
                     /transl_table=11
                     /product="Ferredoxin-type protein NapG"
                     /db_xref="COG:COG1145"
                     /translation="MSFADKPLSPQRRRFLQDSARAAGGCVVAGTVLAYLARDARALPA
                     EALRPPGALPEKEFLSACIRCGLCVRDCPYDTLKLAELGSDAVATGTPFFTARDIPCEM
                     CDDIPCVAACPTGALDPALDNIDDAKMGVAVLVDQENCLNFLGLRCDVCYRVCPVIDEA
                     ITLDTTHNTRSGHHAMFIPTVHADRCTGCGMCEKSCVLPEAAIKVLPARLARGSSAEHY
                     RKGWEEKAAKGAPVVEGIIDLPDRLPGPGTDNLATPGGFAPGYDLPGVGQ"
     gene            53942..54760
                     /locus_tag="AI2_03489"
                     /gene="napG"
     CDS             54757..55674
                     /gene="napH"
                     /locus_tag="AI2_03490"
                     /inference="ab initio prediction:Prodigal:002006"
                     /inference="similar to AA sequence:UniProtKB:P33934"
                     /codon_start=1
                     /transl_table=11
                     /product="Ferredoxin-type protein NapH"
                     /db_xref="COG:COG0348"
                     /translation="MSARTDMPTGHEAIASKGWIGAHRYLLLRRASQLFFLVLFLLGPW
                     FGIWIVQGTLAGSLTLGVLPLTDPFILLQSMVAGHWPEMTALIGGLIVLVVYALIGGRV
                     YCSWVCPINPVTDAANWLHRKLDLPKGWQPKRGTRLWILATVLLVSGLSGMIAWELINP
                     ITMLHRGLVFGMGFVWALIAAIFVFDVFVSRHGWCGHLCPVGEFYGLIGAKSLLRISAA
                     NRAACDDCMDCYAVCPENQVISPALKGKPGSTPLILSPDCTNCGRCIDVCAVDVFTFTH
                     RFDDHIVQPSDPVAAPEPRAARPI"
     gene            54757..55674
                     /locus_tag="AI2_03490"
                     /gene="napH"
     CDS             55687..56124
                     /locus_tag="AI2_03491"
                     /inference="ab initio prediction:Prodigal:002006"
                     /codon_start=1
                     /transl_table=11
                     /product="hypothetical protein"
                     /translation="MKKSIVTGGIALLPVLLLSGWAVAQSAQVETLRGADVDELIPLDQ
                     IHKNVEGRMQRNYRQQPPLIPHSIEQYQIDVRTNQCLSCHDWSKAGERNAPTLSMTHYL
                     DREGRELDRIAGTRYFCNQCHVPQADAPPLVENVFQPSAGN"
     gene            55687..56124
                     /locus_tag="AI2_03491"
     CDS             56154..56846
                     /gene="napC"
                     /locus_tag="AI2_03492"
                     /inference="ab initio prediction:Prodigal:002006"
                     /inference="similar to AA sequence:UniProtKB:P0ABL5"
                     /codon_start=1
                     /transl_table=11
                     /product="Cytochrome c-type protein NapC"
                     /db_xref="COG:COG3005"
                     /translation="MADSPENRGLPGRLWNAIWTPTVLFSSGFLVLAGFLAGILFWGGF
                     HWTLELTNTEEFCTSCHTMETNLGEYRETVHYNNHSGVRAICSDCHVPDEWSHKIKAKI
                     MAVKDVYHELAGTISTPEQYEEHRLSMASAVWKKMKESDSRECRNCHNFDYMDFTIQET
                     RAASEHQRAIDTGMTCIDCHQGIAHNLPANYLEQYQKISEAVEGVVLQEHASASGSDIR
                     AFLNNSSN"
     gene            56154..56846
                     /locus_tag="AI2_03492"
                     /gene="napC"
     CDS             56860..57117
                     /locus_tag="AI2_03493"
                     /inference="ab initio prediction:Prodigal:002006"
                     /codon_start=1
                     /transl_table=11
                     /product="hypothetical protein"
                     /translation="MLDLLGTIGANVLGLPGILGLALGMMTRKLWLGAALGAGVGILET
                     LVFAGFQFAHVEALELGISVLVGLCAGSLGTAIRLKGATV"
     gene            56860..57117
                     /locus_tag="AI2_03493"
     CDS             57602..60802
                     /locus_tag="AI2_03494"
                     /inference="ab initio prediction:Prodigal:002006"
                     /codon_start=1
                     /transl_table=11
                     /product="hypothetical protein"
                     /translation="MTGVLEASPRISKVLQLADLENHATLFRQEGVDDDILDELTDPEL
                     RDLGLTVGERKRFRKAQARLKSEEASTRQELRSEAERRQLTLVFCDLVGSTQLAQRYDP
                     EDLMQIMNLYLDTAIGTLKQHGCHLAYRQGDGIMVYFGYPKAMEDDAERAVRAVLETIE
                     AVQNLENRFGEKLDLRAGIATGMVVVGVVSSTSLGSQDFLVGETANLASRLQGLAEPGE
                     VIVSAETWRLTQGAFEFEPRGSQNLKGFDNQRTVYRAISESVATSRFDARVGQSAVDLV
                     ARGDDLSVLTQLWKDAQAGSGRFAFVGGAAGIGKSRLIKSLSETIGVKPFTLQCIPHLA
                     SLPLHPIVGELRRVSGDKSDDSIRGAISDFVQAASRLSDADLPVLLDMAGVETGAAPDP
                     DPLKKARKSLDVLLRSLGSLCDRRGTLLLVVEDVHWADATTLDVLEALASGLDGFPILV
                     VLSHRPEYEPPEHYEGRAARIDLTPLAGSEASELVRRVAEPYSLPVILIRQIVEKADGV
                     PLYIEEMTKAVLDQLPQDAPINAEVLDALSIPATLQDSLMSRLDRMENAKPIAQLGSVI
                     GRSFTSAMIQAVAQEDMDVESALMQLMAAGVVLITGEAGTATYTFNHALVQDTAYNSLL
                     REDRQKVHLKIARALLAGHNAFGNPAPDTVAHHCDHGGLKDEAVSNWFTAGEQALTRLA
                     NLPAISAFRAALRNIGTMPANAERDGFELRVQMNILPAYMAIYGWSSDQVGETAARAME
                     LAHALGDGETLFAATFCRWTNFFVAGQMNRAMEMGQALDAMAGMSGDPVANVLAARALS
                     FTHYFRGEFADCEQQLDRAFALITPELDMAMMPMTQSSTTASLLAIQGCLLWQQGKFDE
                     AEAARLKAIDVSRALNHAPNLVYIMGACSMFLPYAGEWDRLDVTMKEARKIADEEGFLY
                     LHAMQDIYMGLAQAGKGDIEGVPAHIEACMNLISKSGGNFTFPQNQIVLSELMIDHGDI
                     DQALDRLETVCTPGWERGETLNKPEYHRVRAKAFAAKGDRDSAIAEVEQALALARECGA
                     VVQEQRAGALLDSLTKAE"
     gene            57602..60802
                     /locus_tag="AI2_03494"
ORIGIN
        1 gtcatggtca gtgcactacg aaggttttca tcattctcaa tcaacaatac aaccgtgtta
       61 ccaagtacct ttacgcccgg atcgtgggcc gcagggacgc tgctggatgt ggtctgctct
      121 tcctgcgcca acggcacttc gaccgagaat ccagtgcctt tgcctatttc ggaatacagc
      181 tggatcggat gttgcaacag cccacaagcg cgctccacga ttgcaaggcc caatcccata
      241 ccctctgccg cgctggcatc agaatgcagg cgctgaaatt cctgaaagac gatgtctctt
      301 tggtctgacg cgataccgat acctgtatcc cagacttgca aggcaattgc gcctttgcga
      361 cgccgcacac cgaccagaac ctttccggtc tcggtatacc tgatcgcgtt cgacagcagg
      421 ttctgcaaaa tccgacgcaa atagctggcg tcgctggtca cacgcgcgtt cgtgtcaaaa
      481 aatgacagct caagcccttt tgcctgcgcc accgggcgaa atgcgtcttc catctgcgaa
      541 aacagcgtgc tcactgatat ggtcgacaaa tgcgcggtgg cccgtcctga atccagcttc
      601 gagatatcca gcagcgcttc cagaatgtgt tcaacgctgt tcagcgcact ttcagccttg
      661 cctgcaacgg tctttgcgtc gtctttgtcc aggccgctgc ccagagatgc aacataaagc
      721 tttgccgcgg aaagaggttg cagcagatcg tgactggcag ctgccacaaa tcgcgacttg
      781 gatgcgtttg cacgctcggc ctcgttcaac gcgtcagcca gttccattgt gcgcgatgtt
      841 acgcgttgtt ccaacagctc tttggcttcg tataaggcct gagcggactt tcgttctgcg
      901 gttacatcgg tgaaggatat cacaaagccc cggtccggca tttcctgcgc aaacaccgaa
      961 agaatttttg accttccgcg gtgcatctga aattgcagag gacggcgata agtttgccgc
     1021 gtcacccaat ccagcagatc ggcttccgtt acccccttct ggaacttgat gttcgtgcca
     1081 aggcgattgg acagcgattc aaaccgggtc cccatctgaa actgtgcgat cggaatggcc
     1141 agcaactcgc tggcgcggtt gttccaaccg atcagacggt gtttgttgtc aaaaatgcaa
     1201 acgccctgtt cgatatgttc cagcgtcgcg cggatcagcc tagccttgtc atccagaatc
     1261 cggtcacgtt cctgccgttc gatccgcatg atatcagtca catcggtttg cagaataaca
     1321 gttccgccat ctggtgtgcg gtgctcggac acttgcgacc accgattgcc aacaagccgg
     1381 acattgaaca ccacatgatc gtccgtatgc cggtccaaac ggcttttggc ccagtctgtc
     1441 ggtgtcatcg tttcaggcag ggacaggaac cctgatcggc tgaccaattc aacatattcg
     1501 gcaaagctca gccccgggct cagccgctcc tgaatgtcag gcatatgcag accaaaacgg
     1561 ctgttgcaca gcaccagttt ttcgtcgcga ttgaaaaggg caaacccctc ttgcactgtt
     1621 tcgattgcat tagctaggtc agcgcgtgcg gcttcggtgt ccttgttcgc ctgtgccaat
     1681 ctggcattgg aatcgttcag caattcaagg gcacgctcca gatcattcgt ccgggcgcgg
     1741 acctcttgtt caagcacggc cgcgcgctga aactgcgcat aagctgcgcc tgacgcatcg
     1801 gtggattctt ctacccggcg cattagcgct tcggcaatct tgcgaagttt ctcgttctgg
     1861 cggtcaaccg agtccgtggg atctgtaaga tgctcgatca tacgttactc tttctcgggt
     1921 ggataaatcg caacacccgt cagagtttgg ttcacatgga tagagttgta ctgctctccg
     1981 taggttgaaa atccgacaac gtggttgcgg gccagaatgt ccgagatttc gcgggtcttt
     2041 tgcttttcct gcgcttccag tcggcggaga atgcaatcac agcccagaat tgtgtcgggt
     2101 tgccgtttct cagtcagaag gccaatttct tcctcaaggt gctcgaccat gtccctcggt
     2161 tcggccagcg tcagcacaag cccttcatca atggccgaga aaaagacgag gtccccgttg
     2221 cccgccacct gctgaatcgc gcggacgtga tgctgcccgc caatctgcac aacaacgggg
     2281 tgcgccgcaa aggtgaatgt cgtcagttgt tccggatcct tgccaaggat acgggcgtac
     2341 tcgcgggcgg cgggctcggc gttgatctcc tgaacgatgc gttttgccgg gtccgccttg
     2401 gttacgacca tacgccgggt cgttggaacc agatgatcgg ttttgaacac cttgatcggg
     2461 caccgcgtac gaacctgggt cagaatggca gcattgctca gtgccttgcc ctgatgcagc
     2521 acataggttc gcccgaaccg ggttccatca ccggccgatc cgccaaacaa tggcaccggc
     2581 cccaaaccga cggccaactc ggaggtcaac gcatcctctt tggtcgacaa tccgtcgatc
     2641 atcaggaatg taaattcatg gctccagtcg ggcgccgtga ccatcatggt atttcggtta
     2701 tggatcatct cgttgatgat gctttccgcc tcaaaatcgt tcagatcgga aaccaggacc
     2761 gtacgcgtgt cgaaatggga ttgcggaagg ccgattgcga cgatctggtc ttcgcaataa
     2821 ccgctatctg caagttctcc ggcggtggtg cagccaacca ccggcgtagg cgcaaacacc
     2881 tgctcggctt tggcaatgac cacagccgcg tccgcatttg gactgacgaa cagtatcacc
     2941 agcgcaagtg gttcagctcc gaattgacgt tcgagcaccc caagcgcctg cccggtgtcg
     3001 taacgcacga aagccgtttt gacgatgcct gttgcaccgg tccgggctgt cgcccacccg
     3061 actgcttggt ccatcgagcc tcctccctaa agcgcgacga tgtggtgaga gtatgacgct
     3121 tagccttggt cttgcaagac gctggcaaac gaagctttct ttgcaatcag aacggcttgc
     3181 gtccggcttt gcacacccag tttccgcatg attgccgtga catgcgcttt gaccgtgggt
     3241 tccgcaatgg acaggtcata ggcaatctgt ttgttcagct tgccctcaca gatcagttgc
     3301 agaatgcggg cctgctgatt tgtcagcgtc gcaagccgat tgaccgcgtc ggcgtgttca
     3361 tcctcttcga cattgatcag aacgcaccct tcgggcacga aaactttgcc ggaatgcact
     3421 gtctcgaatg ccaggcgaaa cacatcgcgt tggctatgct tgggtacata acccgatgcg
     3481 cctgcctgaa tcacctgact gacaacgcga ttatccgtca tcgaggacac cacaataacc
     3541 ggggcattcg cagcagcctt cagacggaca aggccgtcca gcccctccac atccggcagg
     3601 ttgaggtcca gcatgaccgc gtccggtttc agcccccctg acagaagttc catcgcgcct
     3661 tccagtcggt ccgcggtatg gatttcgccg atctgtgcca cgctttgcaa ggtcatcgac
     3721 agcgcgtcgc aaaacagggg gtggtcatcg acgatcagca ctttctcgaa gccagacctt
     3781 acaatggagt cagcaagcat ttggtattgc ctttttcaat caggttgtcc ccagcttacc
     3841 caatcctaac aatgaaagta atctgcgcct actggcccaa agtcgtacat aagatcggct
     3901 cggcgtcacc tacacccaag gtctaatagg cagggcgaaa aacaccacgt agcgtaagaa
     3961 aaaacacctg gagaagagag atggagctta gtgacagccg cgtcatcgcc gcgccgcgat
     4021 ccaaggtctg ggacgcgctt ttgtcggctg aggttctgaa agaatgcgtt ccgggatgtc
     4081 aggaaatgac cggctcggtc gatgacgggt tcgaagcaac ggtggtgcag agagtcggcc
     4141 ccgtaaaagc gaccttcaaa ggggccgtta ccctttctga tatcgtaacg cttgaaagcg
     4201 tgaagctctc gggtgaaggt aagggtgggg ctgcgggttt tgccaagggt gcggccgatg
     4261 tcagtttgtc tgatgtgccc gaaggtactc tgctgaccta taccgtcgac gcacgtgtcg
     4321 gtggcaagtt ggcccagctg ggcagccggg tcatcgatgg cgtcgccaga aatatggccg
     4381 accggttctt tgaaaatttt cagaacgcgg tcgaacccga aaaaacagcc gatccggaaa
     4441 cctcggatca ggttcaagcc gaaccttctg ccgagggtga aggcggcgaa gcaaaaaaag
     4501 gttggttcaa gcgcgtattg ggcggttgaa ccgttggaac tcagggagga gaaagtcatg
     4561 aaaatttcca tgaccgtgaa cggcaaggcc gtaagcggcg aggttgaggg ccggacatta
     4621 ctgtccggct ttctgcgcga gcaactgtca ttgacgggca cgcatgtcgg ctgtgatacg
     4681 gcccagtgcg gcgcctgcgt tgtacatgtg aatggtcagg ccgtgaaatc gtgcaatatg
     4741 ctggcggtcg aagccgacgg tgctgatgtt ggcacaatcg aaggtcaggc aaatgcggac
     4801 ggttcgctga acgtgatcca gcaagccttt caggatcatc acggccttca atgcgggttc
     4861 tgtacaccgg gtatggtgat gagcgccgca gcgctgctga aagacaaccc gcgcccatct
     4921 gaggcagaaa tacggaaata tctggaaggc aacctgtgcc gctgcacagg ctaccacaat
     4981 atcgtcaagg cgatcatggc cgcctcaggt caggacgtcg gcagtatcgc cgcggaatga
     5041 tgccgctgcg ggcgtaaacg ttgcgcccgt gggacaagtg aagggtgcag cagcatccgt
     5101 ttatgggagg agaacaagca atgcccaaag acagtggcat cggagccagt tccaagcggc
     5161 gcgaggacgt ccgctttctg accggagcag gcaactatac cgacgacatc aacgtacgtg
     5221 gtcaggctta cgtatatttc ctgcggtccg acatcgcgca tggtcggatc aattctgtag
     5281 atacatcaac ggccgaaggt atgcccggtg tggtcagagt attcaccggc aaagactttg
     5341 aaggcgtggg cggaatgccc tgtggctggg aagtgaccga caagcacggc gcgccgatgc
     5401 aggaaccacc acacccaatt ctggcacagg gcaaggtgcg ccacgtgggt gatccgatcg
     5461 ctgccgtggt ggctgacagc ctggaacagg cccgtgacgc ggccgaggct attgatctgg
     5521 atatcgagga actgcccgcc gtgatcgaca tgaaatccgc cgcgcaggat ggcgcgacgc
     5581 tggttcatga cgatctgaaa aacaacatct gctatgactg gcagctgggt gaggccgacg
     5641 acgccaaggt gaacgacgtc tttgccaatg cggcgcatgt caccactttg gatctggtga
     5701 acaaccggct ggtcgccaac ccgatggagc cgcgcgtggc tgtggccgag tacagccggg
     5761 gcacggatga atatacgctc tataccactt cgcagaaccc gcatgtcatc cgcttgttga
     5821 tgtgtgcgtt cgttctgggt ctgccggaac ataaagtccg cgtcgtagcc ccggatgtgg
     5881 gcggtggttt tggcaccaag attttccact atgcagaaga agcgttctgc acttttgccg
     5941 ccaaggcctg caaccgcccc gtcaagtgga ccgccagccg gtccgaggcg ttcatgtcgg
     6001 atgcgcaggg tcgtgaccat gtcagcacga ttgagctggc tctggatgcg gataacaact
     6061 tcatcggcct gcggaccaac acctatgcca atctgggcgc ttatctgtcg actttctcca
     6121 gctcggttcc gacatggctg cacgggacgc tgatggctgg caactataag accccggtca
     6181 ttcaggtgaa tgtgaaggcg atgttcacaa atacggtgcc cgtggatgcc tatcgcggtg
     6241 ctggtcgacc cgaagcaacc ttccagctgg agcgcgttat agacaaggcc gcgcgcgagt
     6301 tgggtgtcga tccaatcgcc ctgcgtcgcc agaactttgt cacgcagttc ccctatgaca
     6361 cgccggtggc gctgacttac gacaccgggg attataacgg gacaatggac aagcttgagg
     6421 cggctgccga tctggcaggc tttgccgcac gtcgtgcaaa aagcgaggcc aacggcaagc
     6481 tgcggggctt gggtgtcaac tgctatatcg aggcctgcgg catcgcgccc tcgaatatcg
     6541 ttggcatgtt gggggcccgg gcgggtcttt atgatgcggc aactgttcgg gtgaacgcca
     6601 ccggttcgat cagtgtgatg gttggcgcac acagccacgg gcaaggccat gaaacagcct
     6661 tcccgcaggt ggtggccgac atgatcggta tcgatgagtc gatggttgag attgtgcacg
     6721 gggatacctc gaagatcccg tttggcatgg gcacctatgg ctcacgctcg ctggcggttt
     6781 gcggctcggc tatggtcaag gccaccgaaa aggtgatcga caaggccaaa aagatcgcag
     6841 cccatttgct ggaggcgtcc gaggcggata tcgaacttaa ggacggtcag ttcagcgttg
     6901 cggggaccga caagtctgta gcttggggag atgtgaccct cacggcttat gtcccgcaca
     6961 actatccgct ggaagttgaa cctggactgg aggaaaccgc gttctatgac ccggccaact
     7021 ttactttccc ggcaggggct tatgcctgtg aggtcgaggt tgatccagac acaggtcagg
     7081 tcagtatcga gaagttcacg gctgcggatg actttggcaa tatcgtcaat ccaatgatcg
     7141 ttgacggaca agtgcatggc ggtatcggcc agggcatcgg tcaggccttg ctggagaact
     7201 gtgcctatga tgagaacggc caattgctga gcgcgtcctt catggactac gcgatgccac
     7261 gcgccgatga cgtcccgttc tacggcgtgg atcattccag ccagacgccc tgtacgcaca
     7321 atccgctggg cgtgaagggt tgcggcgagg ccggagcgat cggctcgccg cctgcggtgg
     7381 tcaacgcggt gctggatgcg ttgaactcgg gtggaagggc tgttgatcat atcgacatgc
     7441 cgatgagccc gtcacgcgtt tggacggcga tgcatggttg agaggttggg gtgcgagggg
     7501 caagcccctc gcgctccccg ggatatttat agccagatga agggcggatc agcgcctttc
     7561 ggaaaggaag aacgaaatgt acaatttcga gtttgagaag ccctcgacca ttgctgacgc
     7621 ggttgcagca ttggcagcag aggatgcgca ggcgttggga ggcgggcaaa ccctgatccc
     7681 gacattgaaa cagcgattgg cggctccgtc caaactggtg tcggtgagcg gcattgccga
     7741 gatgcaaggc gtctgcgttg atgatgacgg ctcagtctct gttgggggtg caacacctca
     7801 cgctgtcgtt gctcgcgacg ctgcaggatc ttatcccgcg ctggcggcat tggctggaca
     7861 aattggcgac ccggcagtgc gcaatcgcgg aaccatcggt ggttcggttg cgaacaatga
     7921 cccggcagcc tgttatccgg cgggtgtgct tggatcgggc gcaaccgtgg tgaccaacgc
     7981 gcgtcaaatt gcggcagatg acttttttca gggcatgttc accacagccc tggatgaagg
     8041 agagatcatc acctcgatcc gctttccggt tccgcaggtg gcaagctatc agaaattcct
     8101 gcaaccggca tcgcggtttg cacttgttgg ggtatatttg gcccgtttca cggacggcgt
     8161 gcgcgtggcg gtgaccgggg caagtgagga tggcgtcttc cgttggagcg aagccgagca
     8221 ggcgctgaac aaggagtttc gcccggacgc cttgatggac cttcggatta accccgccaa
     8281 catgatcgct gatttacatg gcagcaagaa ataccgggcg catcttgtgt cggtcatgac
     8341 caaacgcgcc gtggaagcct gcatgtagga atctcacgac aggatgctca aaagccccgg
     8401 tttttaccgg ggctttttcg ttgagatatg gttttggtgt gtcaccaagg tcgggctggc
     8461 cagcacttct ccgttgtttg agggtcgtgg ccagtgtctg cgcaaaatga aatcaggccg
     8521 cccaattccg ggcggcctga tcaagtcata agctaagctt tcgctctatt cggcggcttg
     8581 tgcacctgta gcggcgtgtt tgtcacgctg gctgtcgcgg aacaaagctt tggccagagc
     8641 aatacacatc agacccatca cagcagtaaa gggcaatgca ccgatgatca tcgcgtttcg
     8701 cagcgcatcc atcgggttgt tttcaccggc tgcgaggatc agcgcgccga tcacagctgt
     8761 caggatgaca ccccagatga tgcggtgctt gatgcccgtc tcctggctgc cacccgacat
     8821 gatggtgttc atcacgagaa tgcccgagtc tgccgacgtg acgaggaatg tcatgatcag
     8881 gatcacgcac atcacgttca gcattgacag cagaccaccg tcaatcatgt aagatagtgt
     8941 cacgaacagc ttgttggtgt tcgatgcgcc gatgattgca ccttctgcag cgcctgccag
     9001 ttccagatca atcgcagttc cacccagaac agtcatccat gcaaagcaca ccaaagccgg
     9061 ggcgaacaca cagcctacga tgaactcgcg gacagagcgc cctttcgaaa tacgcgcgag
     9121 gaacaggccc acgaagggcg agaacgcgat ccaccaggcc cagtagaacg tggtccaacc
     9181 cgattgccag ccgaactgac gcccctgctc acccgccgca taaacggctg ccagggttgc
     9241 ttcatccaac tctgctgctg ccccttccag gccgctcttg aaaccgtcaa agctgcccca
     9301 cgcattggta gctccgccca tcaaatcatt ggcatgggct tgtgcttcgg caggcaaagc
     9361 cgcagcgaag gcttcaactg acagtggacc ataggcgtta aagctgagcg acaggatatg
     9421 caggatatag tcgaccattg cagtgccata agtggtcata gcaaagacga acgagccgaa
     9481 gacgataaat gtgcccaaca ggatgatcga caatacgagg ttcaggttcg acaggtattt
     9541 aacaccacga ccaacgcctg atacggccga aataatcgac agactcatga tgatgaccag
     9601 accggcgatc aaacctactt tgcttggggt tggaacttcg ccacccagat ccatgaccca
     9661 ttccataccg gtgatggcat aaagcccgtc gatgaactgg ctgacaccat agccgatggt
     9721 gacggaaaca ccgaggatcg tcgcaacaac acccagaacg tcaaccacat ggccgaagaa
     9781 gccattgacg aagcggccaa acagaggcgt cagcgccgaa cggatggtga gaggcatgtc
     9841 gcgggtataa gcgtaatatg ccagcgacaa accggtcacc acatagatgg cccaagcgtg
     9901 aaacccgtag tgcaagaagg tatagcggta agccgactgc agtgcttcgg gtgtatttcc
     9961 aacgaccgcc tcggatacga cttcggggtt cgaaccccac agccccaacg gttctgcggt
    10021 tgcaaaaacc atcagaccaa cacccaggcc ggcgccgaac atcatggaga accatgagaa
    10081 gttcgaaaac tcgggctttt caccgggtgt tcccatcaca cggcgacccg tggacggaat
    10141 agcggcgaca acggccagaa aaacgaggaa caacccgaca atgacaatgt agaagctgtt
    10201 gaaaagctca agcagctgcc cgttcaggct gccaagcgtg ccgtttgcat ttgcagggaa
    10261 tactagtgcc cacaaaacca gcgcaaccat gatggccttg ctgatcaggg caattgggac
    10321 gctgtagttt tcataaaaac cggcatccgc cgtctttatc tcaacgtccg tgaatggatc
    10381 gggtatcgac atattgcgtt ttcctccgtg tgttcgccgt ttcttgttct tttgatttct
    10441 gcttggggtg caccgcgcgg gacggcgtaa acaaacatgc ccaatgcacc aaacgatcag
    10501 cgagttgact gcaactcagc tgagacttac ggggaagacc acacaccatg tgggatcgcc
    10561 caccgctctt ttcctcccag attgtgttcg cttgcaaaag ctgttggttc gttgtggcaa
    10621 gtctgtctgc cgttgaacct ggtagcagct tcgcaagaag tggttgcgcc cttcaattcg
    10681 ggaaaaccta tgacagaggt tagggcagct cacccaagaa tccgaccctt atgctactcg
    10741 aaacgacgct ctcggttact cgaaacatgt gttagcgaga acaagtaaag ggcgtgattg
    10801 tggttccttc tacagtttca ataccaattt atccgacttg gcccgcgaaa cgcatgtgca
    10861 caggaactca tgcgtttcct gctcttgcgg agtaagtata ccgtcgcgat gatcaacttc
    10921 gccggaaacg acatcaacga tacaggttcc gcaaagccct tcggagcagc cgaaatcaac
    10981 ctgcacacca ttggcctgca aaacctccag aatagattgg tccttgccaa cgggatagac
    11041 cgcgccggtc gactggatct cgatctggaa atcggcgttc ggggcatgtt caatgtccga
    11101 cgcggcggcg aaccgttcaa agtgtatcgc gccgccacgc agcaaggcac ctgcttccag
    11161 taccccattc agcatcggtt ccgggccgca ggtataaacg tctgcgccca tcggtatcga
    11221 ttgcatgacc gatctcagat cgaatacccc gtctgtgtta tcacaatgca aatgatacca
    11281 ttcatccagt ccaagcgccc ggaattgcgc atccatcgcc gcgtattctt gcgatcgaac
    11341 aagatagtag acacgaaaat cctgccctcg gttcagcagc tcacgtgcca ttgcaaccaa
    11401 tggtgtggcc ccgataccgc cagcgatcaa agtgacgtgc cgatcatggc tttcgagttt
    11461 gaaatggttg cggggaccgc cgatttccac ggtcacgccc tcttgcaggt catgcatcgc
    11521 cagtgacccg cctcgccctt cgtcttcgcg tttgacggcc acgttgatca ggcgtccatc
    11581 ctggctccag ctccacagcg agtattgccg tatcagaccg tcttcaagat ggatgtccac
    11641 atgcgccccg ggctcaaggc tggtgaagcg cccgctttcg atctcgaagc agaaatcaga
    11701 ggtgtcgggg ctgagcgatg tttttcgcac aaggcgggca acttgagtat ccatcacttg
    11761 tcctgttcgg tctcacgtgg cgtacattct gcgtcgttca gcaaacaaca ggaaaaaaga
    11821 tagatttcaa ttgcaaaatt tctaacattc gggtgaattg agctcaccca gagttcaaaa
    11881 gccaacaaac ctccatgtct cgacgccact acaaccttcc gccacttacg acactatcgg
    11941 cctttgaagc cgccgctcgg catctcagtt tcaaagaagc cgcaagcgag ctttccgtga
    12001 cgcctggtgc cgtcagtcat cagattaagg cgctggaaag cgagctgggc gcagcccttt
    12061 ttgtccgaaa acaccgcggc gtggaactga ccgaggatgg gcaagacctg tttgaggcac
    12121 tcggcacttc gttccggcag atttcaaagg tacttgaaaa gattcgcagc aatgattccg
    12181 agaaccacgt aaccgttgga tcaaccactg cagtcgccgc actttggctg tcgccgtctg
    12241 tcatccggtt ctggcaggat tatccgcacg tgaaagtgaa ccagatggcg caggacaagg
    12301 cgttcacgga ccggccggat atcgacctgt tcatccgcta tggccgggac gcgaacgcgc
    12361 aactcacgca cacgaaactg tatcgcgata tcctgacacc cgtttgcagc ccccagatgg
    12421 ccgcggacct taaaggggcc agccttgaag acctcgtgca gcggcggctg atccatctcg
    12481 aaactcagga cagcacctgg acgacctggt catcctggtt ccacgacctc gggttttctg
    12541 gagttgttcc cgtggaatcg cgggtgaaca gctatgcgct tgcccttcag gtggcgcgta
    12601 aaggggcggg ccttgcgctg ggatggaaac gtctggttca gcccatgctg gcttcgggga
    12661 aactcgtcgc gctggaggaa ttcagcctgc ccgccccgga caacttctat cttgtcggtc
    12721 gcccggacga tcagctttcg gaaggggcgc tggctctcaa gaattggttg ctcaacgaac
    12781 tgtctgaagg ttcggtttag cctgcctcaa tttgccatta ggttttttag tattgaacgt
    12841 gggtggcctc agccgccaat ggatgcagcg ataaactcat tcaaaatcac tcaggagtgg
    12901 ccgatgaaca agcacgcacc gctttcgtct gttctgacac cggtaaacac cgcaaagggt
    12961 ctgccgaacg agcattatat tgatcccgca gtttttgccg aagaacggga tgcggtcttg
    13021 tttgcgaact ggtccggcat cggctttggc aaagacattc cagaggcggg agatgcatat
    13081 ccgatcaatt tcctcggtgt gccgctgttg atggttcgtg atcgcgacgg tcagatcggc
    13141 gttttccaga acacctgtcg ccatcgcggc atgattttgg tcgacaagcc gcaaaaaatc
    13201 cgcggcgcga tccgctgccc ctatcacagc tggtgctacg gcttgaatgg tgaactgcgg
    13261 accgcccctc atgtcggtgg ccccgggcag aacacccatg aggatctgga cttcgccgag
    13321 ttgggcctta tccgcatccg ctcgtatgtc tggcgggatg ttgtctttgt caatgtcagc
    13381 ggcgacgcgc cggaattcga agatgtccat ggcgagttga tggaacgctg gaaagaattc
    13441 gatcaaccga tgtatcacgg tggcgctggc gcatcggttt accttgagtt gaactcgaac
    13501 tggaaactgg ctgttgagaa ctactgcgaa agctatcacc tgccctgggt tcaccccggc
    13561 ctgaacagct attcgcgtct ggaagaccac tacaacatca acgaattggg caaatattcg
    13621 ggtcagggca cctatgttta ccgccagttc gagggtcacg atggcgaaaa gctggatgat
    13681 ttcgagaatc tgagtgagca gtggaatgac ggcgcggaat atatcgtcgt ttacccgaat
    13741 accctgctgg gtgttcagcg tgaccacggc tttgccttcc tcatcgatcc gatcacgcat
    13801 gagcgttcga acgaacggat tgagctctac tacgccaaaa aacccgaaga cgcgcccgaa
    13861 cacgaagcgc tgcgtgccaa gaatgcgcaa ctgtggaaaa cggtgttcga ggaagacgtc
    13921 tttgtggttg aaggcatgca gaaaggccgt cacggcgtga aattcgatgg cggccgtttc
    13981 tcgcccgcga tggacggccc gacccattgt tttcatcatt gggtggccac acaaatcgaa
    14041 aaagcccgcg ctgaagtgta agcaatcctg aaaatgttga tctggtcagg cccttctgac
    14101 cagatcgcgg atcggctgta acaacagcag acgggacggc gttgcgtctt ttgtctccta
    14161 gtggacagcc tgtgaattcg ctgaaagggt cacagtggat ctggacgaac tcgacaaaca
    14221 cctcttgcgg gcccatgcgg aaaaagatgt acccgcattg atccggctgt atcaccaagc
    14281 ggcgattctc gccgaagagc gccagcatca tgaagccgcg tgcttctatc tgacccacgc
    14341 atttgtgttt gcgttggaat acggcgcgcc ggaagcagat gagttgaacc tgaagttgtt
    14401 tgaacgtggc cgcgcacacc gattgacgtt ctgacgagct catttgctta agcgtatcgc
    14461 gccgctaggc aattttcaaa gtttgagttt agctgacttc attcgatctc gaattttgtc
    14521 gacattgtcg atgggccagt cttcatgaaa gaacaggcgc gaacgaaaac gcgcgagata
    14581 gccaaaatgc gaaacgaagc tcaggccgtg gtcatcggcg gaggagtgat cgggtgctcg
    14641 atcctgtatc atttgaccaa actgggatgg tcggatgttg ttcttttaga gcgggacgag
    14701 ctgacctcgg ggtcaacctg gcacgcagcc gccaacattc acggattgca cgacagtacc
    14761 aatatcagcc gcatccagca ttacacgatg agcctgtata aagcgctgga agctgaaacc
    14821 ggtcaaagct gcggagtatt ccagcccggc tcgttatact tggcccagac agaagagcgc
    14881 gaacatcagc tgaagctaca ggccgcaaag gccaggctgt atggcatgaa tttctatgag
    14941 atcagcatcg aggaagccca gaagctgaac ccgctggtca attacgacgg tatccgttgc
    15001 gtgatgttcg aacccgatgg cggcaatgtg gacccgtcgg gcgtgaccaa tgcctatgcg
    15061 gtcggcgcac gtcaacgtgg ggcgcagatt caccgtttca ctccggtcac cgcaaccgag
    15121 cagcaggagg atggtagttg gatcgtcaga acgccaaaag gtgacatcag gacacgctgg
    15181 gtggtgaacg cagcgggcct gtgggggcgc gaggttgctg cactggctgg aatcgaactg
    15241 ccgctgcaac ctacagagca ccagtatttc gtaaccgaat ccatggcgga tgtgaaaagc
    15301 cacggcaccc gcctgccatc tgtgtcagac cgggatggcg aatattactt gcgtcaggaa
    15361 ggtaacggct tgctggtcgg cgcttatgag aaagacatga ggttctgggc cgaagaaggc
    15421 acgccgctgg attttgccca cgacctgttc cctgatgatc tggaacggat cgaagagaac
    15481 atgatgaacg ccatcgaacg cctgcccgcg gttggcgaag ccgggatcaa gcgtgtcatc
    15541 aacggcccaa tgatctggtc tccggattcg aacgttctga tggggccggt gcccgaggtc
    15601 gacggctatt tctgctgcaa tggtatcatc cccggcttct cgcaatcggg tggcatgggc
    15661 ctgatggcag cgcaatggat catcgagggt gaaacggaat acgacatgtt cgcctgggat
    15721 ctggcgcgtt ttgacagctg ggccaccaag gcattcacca aagcgcgcgt ggcggatcag
    15781 tacagtcatc ggttcgcgat ccatttccct aatgaagaac gcagcgccgg tcgtccggca
    15841 cgggttcgcc cgatctatga ggcgcagaaa gccatgggcg cggtttttgg cctgaacgcc
    15901 ggttgggaac atccgctgtg gtttgccgca acgcccggca ccaaagacac caatggcttt
    15961 acccgtcaga actggtgggg accggtgggc gaggaatgca ggatgttgcg cgaccgtgcc
    16021 gggatcatcg atatctcgaa tttcgccaaa tatgtctgca agggtccggg tgcggcagac
    16081 tggctgaacg ccgtctttgc caacaccatg cccaaaaccg ttggtcggtc ctgtctgacc
    16141 ccactgattt caaagcgcgg cggtattgca ggcgacttta ccgtcacccg cgtggctgat
    16201 gacgagttct gggtgatcgg ctcgggcatg gcagaacggt atcacaaacg ctttttcaaa
    16261 caggttccgc tgcctgaggg caccactttc gaaagcaaaa ccgaagcgat gtgcggcttt
    16321 aacgtggccg ggtccaaatc ccgtgacatc ctgcaacgtc tgaccaacac atcgctggca
    16381 accgaagatt tcccgttcat gcggtccgcc aagatcgagc tggcgggagt ccaggtcctt
    16441 gccctgcgtg tctcctttac tggcgatctg gggtgggagc tgcattgcga cacccaagat
    16501 caggcccggc tgtacaatgc cttgcttgag gcaggcaaag agttcggggc tggccctgtt
    16561 ggcagccggg cactaatgtc tatgcgggtc gaaaagggat atgggtcttg gagccgcgaa
    16621 tacagcccgg aatactggcc gcatgaagtg gatcttgatc gcctctgcaa attcgaaaag
    16681 gacttcctca acaaggcagc tgcgcagaaa gtattgcaga acccggctcg ggaacacctg
    16741 gtgatcctgc acctgaacga agcggatgtg acagcatcta acgccgacgc gaccggtggc
    16801 gagccgatct tcaagaacgg tgaagggatc ggccgggtga cctcgggcac ctatggctac
    16861 accgtcggaa tgtcgttggc cttgggatat gtgaaaaatg cccagccagg tgatgaggtc
    16921 gaggttatgg ttctggggcg cccacacagg gccacaatcc tgcatgaacc gccctttgat
    16981 gccgcaggaa aagcgcttag ggcttaaaac cgcaatagct caaggcgttg cccttcggga
    17041 tattccgtca cttctgccgg gatgatcgcc aatccatccg cttgcgcaag caaagcaaca
    17101 cgaccactgt aggacggctc catcagacgc aatcggggcc gtccgtccgg tgtgtaaccg
    17161 tcaatctgaa ccgggcggta ttcctgtcgg cccgcggtgc ggtacaaagg ttccgacaga
    17221 actgcttgta cggctgcgtg cggtgtgtgg tgcagaccgg cgcggcgcgc catcatctgc
    17281 gatccgataa tttgccaggt cacaaaagca gaaaccgggt tgcccggcag gccaatgtaa
    17341 agcgcacggc cacgtcgacc gaacatgata ggcttgcccg gtttcattgc gactttcacc
    17401 acatccgtca cgccaccgat ctcggtgaac agacgcggca tatgatcttc atcgccgaca
    17461 gaaacaccac cggttgtgat aatcaggtca gaggtttcag tcgcgtccag caagacctgt
    17521 ttcaaaagct tggggtcatc ttcaacctgc ccccggtccg tgagttcaat ccagggtttc
    17581 tgcaacagcg caagcagcat gtaacggttc gagttataga tctgccccgg cccaaggggc
    17641 tcacccggtt ggcgcaactc actgccggtt gaaaagatcg aaaccttcag cttgcggagg
    17701 accacgacct cgccataccc ggcggatgca agggctgcca cctcacgcgg gccaatctcg
    17761 cagccgcgcc gcaggatcgg cgctccggca tgaaggtctt caccggcacg ccggatatgt
    17821 tgcccaggct ttggacggcg gctgaagcga atttgcccct ctacaacatc acaatcttcc
    17881 tgcatgacga tggcgtcgta atcagaggga acgggcgctc cggtaaaaat cctcagcgct
    17941 ctgcccgcag gtgcagcatg agatccgctg tcccccgccg cgatgcgacc cgccaccggc
    18001 atctggaaca ggtcggtatc gccaagatcg gctgttcgaa ccgcatagcc atccattgcc
    18061 gaattgtcga aagcgggcat atcgacttta ctgaaacagt cgcgggccag aattcgccca
    18121 attgcagcgg ccaaaggcag cgtttccgct tctgtgatcg gatcagcagc ggacaggccc
    18181 cggcgcaggg cctcatccac gctcagatac atatgcgcgt gtcgatcaca gccgcatcca
    18241 tcagccatat ccagcctcca actctgcgaa catgtcttcc acctattcta aggtgggcta
    18301 ggctcgctca accgacacga catccgcggt gctgtcattg acataggtca cgtgaaaccg
    18361 cgtcgcgtgc ttcgaaacga cgggttggct ggccaagcgc gacttccgct atagtggctt
    18421 ctcggatggc tctcaggccg ggaacagctc ttcccgatat gcgaacagcg ccggttgccc
    18481 acccgtatgc aacagcacaa ctttctggcc ctgttgaatt gtgccgtttt caagtaattc
    18541 caacaaacct gcaaaggttt tggccgagta gaccggatca agaaaaacac cctcggcacg
    18601 cgccatctgt tcaagcgccc tccgtgtgga cggacctatc cgcccgtatc cagggggcaa
    18661 tgtgccgtcc catgtgagga tgtcattcat gaccagagcc gggtcaaact tcatcatacc
    18721 cgccaaccgt tccaatacct tttgcaaccg cgcatgttgc tggtggcggt cgcggcgaac
    18781 gcagatgcca taaacaggtg ccgtgttgcc agccagccgc agcccggcca aaaacccgcc
    18841 gtgggtcgaa ccgctgccgg atggcaccac cgccacgtcg aaatcggcga tctgatccag
    18901 tagttcggca gccccggcca cataacctaa cgcccccaag ggcggatgat cgatgcccaa
    18961 gtgaattaca tatggttttc ggccctcagc gatcagctga tctgcccgcg cgtgaagggc
    19021 attgtcggcc ccggcctcgt cttctccggt atcgtagcgc atgtgctcgg cacccagaag
    19081 ccgggccaga agtacatttc ccgaggaata ataatgttct cccatatccg gcacacgctc
    19141 ttccaattga agcacggcct ccatcccaag cttcgatgca gccatggcag ccgtgcgcac
    19201 gaaattggat tgcacagcgc cggtgatcag aatggtatct gccccctgtt tttgtgcctc
    19261 gcccatatag aattcaagct gtcgggtctt gttgccgcca aagctcaacc ctgtcagatc
    19321 atcccgcttg atccacagat ccagaccaag ctggtcggac agacgatcaa gccgttcgat
    19381 cggtgtagca gctgtcatca gtctcgcgcg gggaaaaccg gccagtagct gttcaatcgt
    19441 catgcctgtg ttccatcaac tcacccattc agcatcacgc ccgatagggc atatccagca
    19501 agaataggaa agatagtgat tgccggaaag atcgcagacc ggaaatggcc agtttactat
    19561 acagagcaac ggccacgcgg ctctatttct cgctcgggtc gctttccgcg taattccgca
    19621 gtacatccat atctgcaatt tccgcgtggt ttcggttgat cttaaccccg actggtttca
    19681 acctcgaaaa agcgcggctc aggctttcgg gtttcatccc cagacgcccg gcgatcagca
    19741 tcttgtcata cggcagttca acttcgcact ggccggcatc gcaatcacac aggttcagca
    19801 ggaattccgc gacacgctgc gcgcccgtct gggctttgag ctgttcgagt tgcgccacca
    19861 gggaatgcag atgcgtgaat gtggccgcca ggatcgatac gcagatttcc gggtcttgct
    19921 tcatcagcga aagcagcacc ggacttggga tgtgcatgat ctcgcaggga gataccgcct
    19981 cggccgaaac gggatagcgc acattgcgca gcgcaacggc ttcgccaaag ctttcaccac
    20041 gcgtgaaaac gctcaccacg gcttcggcac cggtcgggga aatgcgaaac agcttgaccc
    20101 aaccagccag tacaacatgt acggccttgg cctcttcctc ttgcagaaag atcgtctcgc
    20161 cccggtcgta ttgccgccag acggcctgac gcagcagagt atcgacatgt tgctctggca
    20221 ggcttcgcaa gagcagtgac tgccgcgcaa ttatcttttg tgcctcgtgt gacaagaagg
    20281 cagcccctta ttcgtccgct ccgggaacac ccccggatga tcaaccccga gacatgctat
    20341 gccaaagcca gcgcgggggt gccacccttt tctcggtctc caacttgact attgtcatgt
    20401 aagggcgggc gccactggca taggttcaac gaaatttcag ttatccgggg agcacgccag
    20461 atggacttcg agcaattttt cagccagagc ctcgacactt tgaaagacga aggcaactac
    20521 cggattttca tcgacctgca acgccgtcgt ggcgcgtttc cgaacgcgcg tcaaaccgac
    20581 gggccggttc agcgggatgt gcggatctgg tgctcaaatg actatctggg catggggcag
    20641 cacccttcgg tgatctctgc catgcacgac gcactggatc gctgcggagc aggtgctggc
    20701 ggtacgcgca atatctcggg caccacgcat gatcacgttc tgcttgaggc tgagctggct
    20761 gatctgcatg ggaaagaagc cgcgttgctg ttcacctcgg gatatgtgtc gaactgggct
    20821 gctttgggga cattggccgc gcgaattcct gggctgatcg tgttttctga cgcgctcaac
    20881 cacgcctcga tgatcgaagg tatccggcat tcgcgtgccc agaaggtgat ttggaaacat
    20941 aacgacttgg cggatttgga cgccaaattg gccgcagcgg atcccgacgc acccaagatg
    21001 atcgcctttg aatcggttta ctccatggat ggcgatatcg cccccatcaa ggaaatctgc
    21061 gatctggctg acaaatacgg cgcgatgacc tatctggacg aggttcatgc cgtcggcctt
    21121 tacggcccgc gcggtggcgg gattgctgaa cgcgatggat tgatggatcg cctgacggtc
    21181 atcgaaggta cattgggcaa agcgttcggc gtggttggtg ggtatatcgc ggcctcagcc
    21241 gcgctgtgtg attttgtccg cagctttgcc agtggcttca tcttcacgac tgccctaccc
    21301 ccatcgattg cagccggcgc tgccgcatcg atccggcatt tgaagcattc aagtacagag
    21361 cgtgacttgc aaaagacccg cgtggcgcag gtgcgcgccc gattggatgc cgagggcatt
    21421 ccacatttgc ccaaccccag ccatatcatc ccggtgatgg ttggcgaccc tgtgaagtgt
    21481 aaattcattt cggacaccct gcttgaggag tttggcatct acattcagcc gatcaactat
    21541 cccacggttc caaaaggaac cgagcgcctg cggatcacgc cgtcacccgt tcatacggat
    21601 gaggacatcg atcatctggt gggcgccctg tcggcgctgt ggcagcgctg tcaaatcgcg
    21661 cggatgccaa tggccgcaca ataacctaag cgtccctttg cttggtaacc tgccgtccct
    21721 tttaggggcg gcttttttca gatcaggtaa agtgcgaaga tcacagcaga gaaccccgtc
    21781 agaaccaagg tgaagccacg cagccagccc gggctttcag ctaggtccag atatcgggcc
    21841 agaatcacac gggttttgat cagggcaaag agcaggatac cgcctgcaat gagtgcgtca
    21901 ggcgttttca tcagggtcaa aagcgttgaa gccagactga gcgccaaaag cgccagccac
    21961 gcgccgatga gtgagttcgg acgcctccgg cgggagtatt tagcaaaaga tgaagttgcc
    22021 gacatattgt ttatcccaga agataaatca caggaaacag caggatccag accagatcga
    22081 ccatgtgcca gaactgtgcg cccgcctcga tgttacgagg atcatcgcgc cacgcgacca
    22141 gcaacaggat acccaccccg gccagaacat gcgccgcgtg aaatcctgtc agcaggtagt
    22201 agaacatgaa aaacgggtgg gtttcatagg taatgccctg cccagccttt ccagcatatt
    22261 ccacgctttt gataaccagg aatgcgatcc caagtacggc cgcgcctgtc agggcaagcc
    22321 tggccttgaa ccggaatgct gcgcggcgcc agttcagggc ctgcgcggcc aggtagccag
    22381 atgtgaccag tattgcagtg ttaaaggctg cacctgttcg ataaagatgc gattgcgcct
    22441 cggcaaagcc tgcagggtcg gtcaggcgaa cgcccatgaa cgcgatcagc ccggcaccaa
    22501 aaaccagcag ctcactgata atcagaaccc acatcagcaa ttcgcccgga agctcgtcga
    22561 tgaaggaggt ttcgctcatg caccgaccaa ttggcgatat atttgcggca acgccatggt
    22621 caggcggtgc gggtctggga taacagcgaa accgccctgt ccgaacatgc gggggaacca
    22681 gcttttgccg gttttgtcga tggtgacacc aaaaaccgat tgcccggcgc ggcgtgcctc
    22741 acgcacggcc atgcacgtgt cttcaatacc gtgacgccct tcgtaatggt caaggtcatt
    22801 gggtttgcca tcggtgatca ccagcaacag gcggcgtttg cgggtctgac ttgccagatc
    22861 ctttgaacag tggcggatcg cggccccaag ccgcgtgtag tgaccgggtc gcagtgacgc
    22921 gatacgttgt tcaactttgg cgcccatcgg ctcatcaaac cgtttgcatc gctggatata
    22981 gacgcgctga cgtttcagcg aactgaaggc atgaatagcg aaatcgtcac cgcaggcgtt
    23041 caggccccag gccaaagcag ccagggcttc acgttcaatg tcgatcacgg cgcgaccggt
    23101 tacggcactt tcagtggacc ggctgacatc cagcaggatc gagactgcca ggtcgcgcgc
    23161 ctcggggcgg gattgttgcc aaatgcggtc gttgctttcg ccactggcca tacggtcagt
    23221 ttcggcgcgc acggcggctt cgatatccaa ctggtcaccg tccagatggc cgcgtgtcat
    23281 cacgcgccca gggcgcagcg cctcgaactg gcgtttgacc gcgcggatac ggcgggcggt
    23341 ggcagggtcc ttgccaaacg cagcagcatc gtcgcggata tccgcatccg acagcaggac
    23401 gttgacgtga tctgctagat atcggcccga gcgcacgtcc cattcgggat aaaggatgcg
    23461 accggacaga cgctcccggt tcacatcctc gggtgccaga tcaaggtgca gtttcagccg
    23521 cgttggcggg gcttttgata tctgacccag gccaatctct tcctggtcat cggccgcttt
    23581 cttggcattg tcgggatcat catcgtcgat gcggcggttg atgttcagga actcggccca
    23641 gctgaggatg gcttcgaact tatgcagaat gaaactgtcg ctgcgctcgg cctgatccga
    23701 tttgcgacga cgggcgcggt gggttttctc accggattcc tcgggtggac cttcagtttc
    23761 ggggttttcc acctcgttat gttcggaaaa gccaactgcg cgcagttcgg gccacagggg
    23821 aaccgggcgc ataggctgat agccgcgagg ggcgatcagg tcctcgtcca gtgtcagaag
    23881 ctgctcggct ttcgccgaca gcggttgagg gtcacccaac ttatggcgga tcagctcttc
    23941 aactgcgtcc tcaatcggtg gcaggttggg gatatcgcgc tgatgcagca cgcccttgca
    24001 aagttcagtg taaagcgggc gcaggccggg ggcgtcgtcc agcgtcgcat caaccattct
    24061 ctgcgcggcg atcagcgcgc gcaggtcggc gcgcagcgga tcgtcttcat ctattcgcgt
    24121 tccggcatgg gcagccgcag cggccagcca gacatacagc gcgccattgg cttcgcgcgc
    24181 aggaaaaacc gccaaccggt ccggcaagcg caagacttca ccatcaaacg aagcgcgcgg
    24241 catcagctcc acttcggtcg ccagacgccg acgccaactt aggcggtgat gtgaaacctc
    24301 gggcgagacc gggcgcaatt ctacgcccgg accaccgccc agccctcgaa agaggacggc
    24361 cagtcgcccc gcgacctcag agaggtcgac cgcggctcca tcgtgcacct ggggtgcatc
    24421 gaggcggctg gcaagggtgt gccacagttt cccgatcgtt tcttcgggtt cccatggctc
    24481 aaaatcgatc ttgaccatcg gccggcctca cccaaagaca gccgtaacaa gatcgaggag
    24541 cccgcgtttg atatcctcgt catctgtcag aggttcaatc atggccgcga ggatggcgcg
    24601 gtcggtggac atgccttgtg cgataagtgt tgcggcataa acaaccagtc gggtggaaac
    24661 gccttcctca agatcctgac ccttgagccc gcgcagctta cccgccagcc gaaccagcgg
    24721 cttgcaacgt tccagcggca gaccgctttc ctgtgcgacc acttcggctt ccatctgcgc
    24781 ggatgggaaa tcaaactcca aagagatgaa ccgctgccgg gtcgagggtt tcaaggtttt
    24841 caggatattc tggtatccgg ggttgtacga cgccaccagc ataaagccag gtgcggcctc
    24901 aagctcttcg ccggtgcggt cgattggcag gatgcgccgg tcatcggtca gcgggtgcag
    24961 aacgacagtc acatccttac gggcctcgac cacctcgtcg aggtagcaga tcgcgccttc
    25021 gcgcactgcg cgggtcaggg ggccatcgac ccagacggtt tccccgcctt tcagcagata
    25081 acggccaatc aggtcggcag ccgccagatc atcatggcag gctacggtat aaagcgggcg
    25141 gccaagtttt gcggccatgt gggccacaaa gcgggtcttg ccgcagcccg tcggaccttt
    25201 cagcagaact ggcaagtcgt tgttataagc cgcggtgaac acatcgcatt catcgccttg
    25261 gggcaggtag aagggggcgt ttgccgcccc ctcattcagt tttatggagc catccatatc
    25321 catcatcact ccgcaggggt ttcggcggcg ccgggttcaa taacttcttt ccggggaacc
    25381 cagatcgagt agatgaacag cagcgcgcca aggaccacga cgataccgga acccagacgc
    25441 atccagtaga agattgcgat ctggtcttgt acgtccatga agtaatctcc gaccacacgt
    25501 tgcatgtgcg tctgcacggt tccgccgaag gtcagcacga aggtcataaa gaccataccg
    25561 ctggtcatca gccagaacga tcccatgttc agcacctgat tgtaaggatc acggttcttg
    25621 aggatcggca tcgcatagct gaagatcgcc aggttgaggc aaacataggc accgtagaag
    25681 gccaggtgac cgtgggccgc agtgatctgt gtgccgtggg tatagtagtt taccccgtgc
    25741 agcgtatgca ggaagcccca gacaccagca ccgaagaagg caagcgttgc gcagcccagc
    25801 gaccacagca gagcggcctt gttgggatgg tcacgacggc ctttccagac catgacgaag
    25861 gcaaaggcca tcatcgcgaa gaacgggatc acctcgaggc ttgagaagat cgacccaatc
    25921 cactgccagt aaccgggggt gccgatccaa tagtagtggt gacctgttcc aagaattccc
    25981 gagaacagtg cagcggccac gatgacataa agccattttt cgaccacctc acggtccaca
    26041 ccggtcagct tcagcatcag gtaggccagg atcgacgcca tgatcagttc ccacacacct
    26101 tcgacccaca ggtggacaac ataccaccag tattgcttgt ccagagacag gttgcctggg
    26161 ttgtagaagg caaacaggaa cagcagcgcc agaccccaca ggcccaacaa caggatattg
    26221 gttattgcag tcttcttccc cttcagaacg gtcatcgaca cattgtaaag gaacatcaga
    26281 gcggcaacga cgataccggc cttgacccat ttgggttgct caaggaactc gcgcccctct
    26341 ttgcccagca accagttgcc ttcgaacagg ttgaagacat aggtcaaaac cacgcccaac
    26401 gtaccgacca caagaatgat cagctgcaaa taggccagct tgggcgagtg gatttcacgc
    26461 tcggcctctt ccgggatcag gaaataggcc gcaccgaaaa agcccagtat caaccagacg
    26521 atcagcgcgt tggtgtgcag catccgcacg atgttgaacg gcagaagctc gctcaggaag
    26581 ttagggaata catagatgaa gccggccagc aggccgccga tcacctgtat cgcgaacagt
    26641 gccatggcta ccgcaaagta ggcataggcg attttttggg attcgtattt cattgctcca
    26701 ttccccttct cagccagcct cgttgggcgg ccagtcctga gcgtcgatgt tgtccgtcca
    26761 gatcaggaag ttggtcagat cccggatctc ttcgtcgctg aggttgaatt gcggcatctg
    26821 ccgacgaccg ggaatgccgg tgggttgtgc ctccatccag cccttgaggg attcaaaggc
    26881 cgattccggg tcgtccaaca cgccccaacg tgtcatcaca ttgccgacct caggggcaaa
    26941 gtacgcccct tcaccaagga tcgtgtggca gttgatacag gcgtgttttt cccaaacatg
    27001 tttgccccga accacacttt cgtcgagctt cgcggcattt tcggaattga cgatatacag
    27061 atgtgaatgg gctgatagag ccagaaagat gaggatgaag aacagtgacc cgccatagaa
    27121 tatgttgcga gccatgctct ttgtcatgac ttctcgcatc gcgctctcct ttgcgcagat
    27181 tagctagtgc atgaaacatg aagggtgagc gcagggtttg ccttaacgaa agtcaagact
    27241 tctcaagtat gctcagaaac gcgatcagac atccgcaaac agcgagaata acgaaatgac
    27301 cttgggatcg ccttgaaatc tcagccaatt ctgagcattt tcgcatcgac tttattgttt
    27361 ggcgaactta ttcaagcgct tgagaaaaca ggtgtttatt tcgtttcaaa gattgatggg
    27421 tggaaatggc gaactattcc tatatcggtt atacgcctgg tgtaatcacg gtgaatacga
    27481 tcgggccgga cacggttacg ttggatgtca attttgatcc cgacacggat cgtcgtttgt
    27541 ttagcgtgac tgacgcagct ggtggttttg ttcaaaacgg aggtggacca cctgttgtcg
    27601 atacagggga tgttttcaac ggtgaccgct ttgacgacga agacggcgat gacctgacgc
    27661 agaccggtac tattaccacc ctcgatggtt cgaccacctt tttgagtggc tcaatatacc
    27721 tggaagaatc ctacattctg tccaaaccag gcggaggcac aatcactgtt tatcgcgtcg
    27781 aagttgacgg tgttttgggc ggctacataa cctctgaacc acttgtgccc ggcacgacct
    27841 actcgatgaa catcgtgaat gtcacgccga ccaatgcgcc cgacacaact gacccggctg
    27901 ccatcattga cgtgccgtgc tttactgccg gaacacttat aatgacgcca gaaggtccga
    27961 tgcccatcga ggatctgaag gtgggtgaca tggtcatgac tgccgacaat gggtcacaac
    28021 atgtacgttg gatcggcacg cggcatctgg atcaagcggc gcttcgcgcc cgtcccaggc
    28081 tgaaacccat tcggatcgag gccggttcac tgggcgatcg ggtaccacgg cgcgacctgc
    28141 ttgtttcgcc acagcaccgt atgctggttc gatcccggat cgccgtcaga atgtttgaca
    28201 ccgaagaaat ccttgttccg gcccacatac ttgttgccag ccccggaatc tgtgtcgcag
    28261 acgaaaccgt gtcagtcacg tatttccatt tgctgttcga ccgtcatgaa atcatctacg
    28321 cggaaggggc cccgtcagag agcctgttca ctggtgcgca ggccctgtcc agcgttcacc
    28381 cagacgcccg agaggagatc ttcactctgt ttccggaact ggctaaaccg gggcacgtcc
    28441 ctcaggctgc gcggcaaata cccgcaaaag gaagacgcgc acgcgcgctc gtccagcgtc
    28501 acgtcaagaa cgaacgcccc ttgatatcct gaaacggcaa gccgcggcga aacgaacggg
    28561 tcagccctgc tttgttgcgc gcgggcctgt cagcgccggc cacatggcaa acaggtacaa
    28621 cccaattgcg gcaatccaaa gcccgtcagc cgtcagcatg gccaccatat agccacctgc
    28681 cagcccggac cccagccagc ggaccaaagc cgccgccgcc ataagcccgt atccgaccgc
    28741 cataggcgac ggtgcaacaa gggggcggcc actgtggcca agggcggcgc ggctcatgac
    28801 ggcaagggtc atgccaccaa cgcacccgat ccccaaaatg tgcagcgcgc cgatctcatt
    28861 accatatccg atgacggcag acccccacag caacaaccca agggccagca tcatcaggcc
    28921 caggtgcaga gcaatcagga tcggctgccg cagcgcccaa cccgctctcc accttgccat
    28981 gcgcatcagc tgggcgccgc ccagcaacaa cgcgcagata cccgccaaga aaacactgcc
    29041 caaggtcagc accaacaacg gcagcacaag ggccagcgcc atcacggcct tttccagcgc
    29101 cgcgtttgaa gccggccaca gggcctcggg aacaccctcg cgtttcattg cattgcgcgt
    29161 aaaggctgga gtaatacgtc cccccagtat cgctatcatt gaacacaagg tcagcagccc
    29221 tgctcgcacg ccggtattca acgtgtctgc ggcgacacct atccattcca gatgaaccat
    29281 caggttggcc acccacacca aactcagaag atacagaaat atcatgttct gtggcttggg
    29341 ccttcgtacc agctggctag caattttcag gacaagaatc ggaacaaagc tcaggtcaac
    29401 aatcgcgacg gtaatcggag agagcgatcc tgaaaaccac accgccaacc gccccgccat
    29461 ccagatcagc gctacgatcg taacaaagcg cgcccgcact tcgggcgtgc cggtccagtt
    29521 tggaactgcg gtcagaaaaa acccacccag tgctgccgtc gcatagccaa aaatcatctc
    29581 atgggcatgc cacatgaccg ggggcattcc ataactttgc tcggcatagg gtaagagccc
    29641 atccagtgag gccagccaaa caccccaggc gacaccagca aacacaccat aaagaccggc
    29701 agaaaggaaa aatacccgaa agccttcgct gaaaatgcgc gatattgcag atgacatgcc
    29761 tgctctccat ggcccatctc gtccttcaac aagcagtact gtccgacggg attcgggcac
    29821 ttaaccgaaa tcaagacgac aaaaacatgt gcgaaaaaaa caggttttat tgctgaaatc
    29881 tgcgtctggt ttttgcccaa agaacgaagt tagcgccgcg cccgttgact ttggtcaagg
    29941 atgacaatcc cgtgatggat cagtctccgc attgcctcac cacgcaaatg gagagtgatc
    30001 atgtcacttg gaatcagcta caacaagacc ggccgcgctt ttggggtcgg attggcaatg
    30061 ttgttgggca gcgtcgctgc tccagctttt gccgacgagc caacacttag cgacgaagcc
    30121 tttgaagctt cgaaacaact gtactttgaa caatgtgcag gctgccacgg ggttttgcgc
    30181 aaaggcgcta ccggtaaaaa cctggagccg cattggaaga agaccgcagc cgacggcacc
    30241 gtaaccgaag gcggcaccct gaaactgggt caggaacgcc ttgagaaaat catcgcctgg
    30301 ggaactgaag gcgggatgaa caacttctcg gacatcatgt ccgagcagga aatcaaggat
    30361 atggcgacct acatcatgat ggaggcccca aagccgcctg aaatgtcgct ggaacagatg
    30421 aaggcaaccc gcaaggttta cgtcgaagaa gcagactacc cgaccgagcc gcttcacggc
    30481 cgcaactggg aaaacttctt tgtcgtcatc gaacgcgatg tgggcaaggt tgccgtcatc
    30541 gacggtgaca cgaaagaagt gctgacgcat attccgaccg gctatgccgt gcacgtcctg
    30601 aaggcttcgg aacatcacaa catcaccgaa cccgaaacac ctggacgttt ctggtacaca
    30661 atgggccgtg acggcaagat gaccaagatc gacctctggc aaacgccgga caagatgctg
    30721 gtttcggaag tcaagatcgc ctatgacgcg cgcgatgtcg ccgtgtccgg tgacggcaaa
    30781 tacgtcatcg gtggtgggta ctggccgcct cactttgcga tcgttgatgc gcagaccatg
    30841 gagccggtca aagtcgtttc gacccgtggc acaaacgtag atggcgagta tgtggaagaa
    30901 gcccgtgtgg ccgctatcta caccacgccg aacgaaccca cctggatcgt tgccgtgaaa
    30961 gagctgggtc agctctggca ggttgactac accgacctcg acaacttgcg gattgacaag
    31021 atcaactcgg ccaagttcct gcacgacggg ttcttcgacc cgacaggccg gtacttccag
    31081 atcgcggcaa acgcatcgaa caagatggtc gttgtcgata ccgaaacgca caagcttgag
    31141 gcgatgatcg acaccgctgc cctgccgcac cccggcccgg gcgcaaactg gattgacccg
    31201 aactgcggac ctgtggcggg cacaacccac ctgggtgtcg gtaccgtgac agtctggggc
    31261 aacgacccag aaggccaccc ggatcaggcg tggaaaacct gttacgaggt ggaaaccgac
    31321 ggtcccggcc tgtttgtccg cacccatccg aactcggatt acatctgggc tgaccagacc
    31381 aaacaccccg agccggaaat tcaacaatcg gttcaggtca tctcgaaaga gaccggcgag
    31441 atcgtgaaaa cgatccagat caccgaagat gaaggcagcg ccgctgttca cttcgaattc
    31501 aacgccgatg gtaccgaggt ctgggtttcc aagtggaacc tgtcggactc gaaggaaccc
    31561 aacggtcaga ttgtgatctt cgacgccaag acattggaag aaatcggtcg gattgacggg
    31621 ctttatgcgc caaccggcaa attcaatgtc cacaaccggt cgaaccacgt cacctgacgg
    31681 gttcgtaacc taaaccggaa agggcgggcc cctcgcccgc cctttcctcg tttgacagat
    31741 ccgccaaact caccggcctg ccacccaagg ccagacaaga cagccaaaac ggagcccgga
    31801 tatgacttcc gaaccggaaa agaaaaaacc gatctggcgc cggtatttcc tgtggggaat
    31861 gcccgtggcc ggcattgctg cggctttcgc cgccggcatc atcttctggg gtgggttcaa
    31921 caccgccatg gaagccacga ataccaagga attctgtgtc tcgtgccacg agatgcggga
    31981 ttttgtttat gcggaatatc agggcacgat ccatgacgtg aaccggtcgg gcgttggtgc
    32041 ggtctgctcg gactgtcacg tgcccaagga ctggacccac aaaatcatcc gcaaaataaa
    32101 agcctcaaaa gagctttatg gaaagatggt cggcaccatc aacacccgag agaaattcga
    32161 agccaagcgc attcatcttg ccatgaatga gtgggagagg atgaaatcga cggactcgcg
    32221 tgaatgtcga aactgccatg actttgaatc gatgatgcct gaattccagc gtccgcgtgc
    32281 acgtcagcag cacctgaacg caatggaaac cggtcagacc tgtatcgact gccacaaggg
    32341 tattgcacac tcgaacatcc gagaccgcgc atccgacgaa tatctggaag agcttgaagc
    32401 gccaaatccg gccttcattc gaccaattcc gccagaatac cttgccagcc ttgagcggat
    32461 cgaagccaag gaagctgccg aggccgaggc tgagaaagct gcaaagaaag cccagcagga
    32521 ggccgttcag gcccagattg cggcagcagt tgatgccgct gtcgcggaag agcgggcagc
    32581 ggctgcaacc gatggttcgg caacacctgc cagcagtgaa agcggcgatg tcggtgccaa
    32641 catcgactgg aatgcggtgg ccagtgcgga cctgaaactg ttctatccag gccaggcgtc
    32701 gtttgaatgg gtgcagaacg gaaaaaccca tggcggggcc cgtccgctga ccaaaggtgg
    32761 cgatcaatgt tcgacctgtc atgccaagga actggatgcg attggtaaca agatcgttgc
    32821 cggtggcgag ctggaaccca ctccgatccc cggcaaacgc ggtgtgatcg acgcaaccgt
    32881 tcaggcggca catgatgacg aaaacctgta catccgtctg caatggccgg atgcggggca
    32941 caaccctgct ccgtttgtcg atggcggcaa aatggatcct gaaaaccaga tcaaggtcgc
    33001 tatgatgatc actggaaccg gtatcgaact gggcgatcag gtcgggtgct gggcgtcgtg
    33061 ccacgccgac aacacctata tgccctttgc gcctgaggcc gatgcaattg ccgcaaaccg
    33121 ggatgtttcc ggtcgcctga ccgctcagga caccgtgacc aagtacctca gcgaaagccg
    33181 caccgagatc gagatcaaag gtcgaggcgg caaggctttg ggcggttggg acaagttgca
    33241 ggccgccgaa caaatcgagc agtatctggc tgatggtacc tatcttgacc tgatgcgtgt
    33301 ctacgcggac ggcagcgcca caaatggtta cctgctggaa cagcgggtgg tcaatgatgg
    33361 tgagattgca gcctcggcaa acctgtctgg tggcatgtgg acggttgttt tcacacgtcc
    33421 gctgaactcc ggcgcacccg gcgatgtccc gctggaggcc ggtcaaacct atacggtcgg
    33481 ttttgcaatc catgatgact ttgccgccgc acggttccac cacgtaacgc tggataccag
    33541 cctagcgctc gacgacgaca gcgcgtttat caacgtggtc aagcaataac agtttggggc
    33601 cggttctccc ggccccaatt actttggaaa ggagacatgg accatgaaac cccaccgcct
    33661 tcttcccgcg ctgctgcttc ttgccgcgcc agcctggtca gatgaaaccg ccgagatctg
    33721 cgccgaagcc gaagagcgtt atgtcgagct gttcggccac ccctcggcct cggtcgagga
    33781 cgccaaagtg gttttgatgt acaactacaa tttctgcccg tttgaactga ccgtaaaggc
    33841 aggtacaact gtccgatggg tgaatgtcga caagcgcacc agccacagtg tgttgctgaa
    33901 agatggcagc gaacccgaaa gcgaccggtt gttcccggaa gaaacggttg aaatgacctt
    33961 cctgacaccc ggccctcagg attatctctg cgggccccat tgggagacac agaacatgat
    34021 cgggatgatc actgtcgagc cctgatcccg ggtttttcat aggctgaaca gaggggcgcg
    34081 ggcgcaaatc ccgcgctcct taacttatgt caaggaggtt ggttttcgat tgcgccaatc
    34141 tgccgtcatg acacgcccgg cctacccagc aacgtcccgc aaaagcattg gattcgcgca
    34201 ggaaaccccg ggtttcgaag acattcagac ccagcgagtt tgaacatgag cggtaaggtt
    34261 tttctgattg gtgcaggccc cggcgacccc gagctgatga cgctgcgtgc cctgcgaatg
    34321 ctgcaggaag cagatgtggt gatctatgac aggctggtgt ctgctgatat cctgaatctg
    34381 cacgccgaag gcgcgcggct gatccctgtt gggaaagcgc ccaaatgcca caccgtccca
    34441 caggaccgga tcaacgaaat ccttctggaa gaggccagcg caggtcacac ggtcgcccgt
    34501 ctgaaaggtg gcgatccgat gatctttggc cgcggctcgg aagaagccgc ttatctgatg
    34561 gcccatggcg tggcagtcga atacgcaccg gggatcacgg cggcgcaggg cgcgtcctgt
    34621 tcgaccggcg tgccactgac ccatcgcggt ctggccacct cggttcaata tgttaccgga
    34681 caccggcagg cagacaaagt gctggatctg gactggaaac gactggccga cccggacacg
    34741 acactggtgg tctatatggg tgtggccaat atcggccaga tcgccatggg gctgatgacc
    34801 gaaaacctac cgggatcaac accggttctg gccatcggaa atgcgacgac acctgatgaa
    34861 cgccggctgg tgtcacggct ggaccaattg gccaacgacg tgcgcacctc cgggttgaag
    34921 gcaccaacgc ttttcatcat cggcaaagtt gtctcactct acgccgaaca gcccgtggcg
    34981 accattctgg aacgggccca tggctaagct ggggtgcaga aaacatatgc cgtgtcccgc
    35041 gccgaacaga aatgtgcccg gccacaaggg gtgggttgcc caaacctttc tgacaactgc
    35101 ggttctggcc gcaacttccg cctttgctgc cgatgtcatt gatcccaacg cactgaaaag
    35161 acttgtgcat caggattgcg gctcgtgcca cgggttgtcg ctgaaaggcg gcctggggcc
    35221 tgatctgcgc tcgaaaacac tggagcatta tgacgccgag gttttgaccg gcgtcatcct
    35281 tgacggcatc cccgatacgg cgatgccccc gtggcggccc ctgatcagcg aagaagaggc
    35341 cgaatggatt gcccgatacc tgctggaaca ggaggcacaa tgaaacacct tttcctcagc
    35401 cttgcggcga cattgatgat gaccacggcc caggccgagc cgatggcaac aggagacctt
    35461 gggctggtga tcgaacgtgc cagcggatcg gtcctgttgg tggaccagtc cgaccgtgca
    35521 gctctggccc ggatagaagg attgggcgat ctgtcccacg cctcgatggt ctattcaccg
    35581 gatgaacgtt ttgcctatgt ctttggccgt gacggaggcc tgaccaaggt tgacatcgtc
    35641 acccgccaga tcgtgaaccg tgttgtgcag tccggaaacg ccattggcgg cgcaatctcg
    35701 gacgatggcg cccttgtagc tgtatcgaat tacgaacccg gcggtgtgcg cgtgtttgat
    35761 gcgcaaacgc tggagatggt ggctgacatt cccaccggca gcaaaacgat tggtctggtc
    35821 gacgcgccgg gtcgccgttt cgttttcacc atgtgggaca cgggtgagac atggatcgcg
    35881 gatttcgcac aaggcgcgcc cgaggtcacc aagatccccg atatcggcaa gaacccttat
    35941 gacgcgctga tcactgccaa tggccgcacc tatatcaccg gcctgtttgg cgaggatggt
    36001 ctgaccgcgc ttgatctgtg gtccgacaac ccggaaccga tccgcgttct acccggctat
    36061 ggccgtggtc aggaggaaat gccggtctac aagatgcccc atctggaagg ttgggcgctg
    36121 acagggtccg aatttgtctt gcccgccgtt ggcctccacg aggttttgtg gatcgacgcc
    36181 accaccctga ccgagaccgg acgcacgcaa acctacggac agccggtctt tgccatggcc
    36241 cgcccggacg ggcggcaggt ctgggttaac tttgcccacc cgctgaacga taccattcag
    36301 gtcatcgata ccgtcagcaa acagatcatc cacgaattca agcccggccc tgccgttttg
    36361 cacatggaat tcactccgcg cgggcacgag gtctggatca gtgtgcgcga tgcgaacaag
    36421 gtcatggttt atgacacgcg tagcttcgaa aaactacgtg agatcgaggc cgaaagcccg
    36481 tcgggtatct tctttactgc gcgtgcgcac aaaacgggtc tgtaagtcat gcaacacatt
    36541 acagacccga tcgaccgccg cttgctggat gaatttcagc gtgatttccc ggtgaccgaa
    36601 cgcccgtttc aggttcttgg aaccgctctt gaactggacg aaagcgaagt catccaccgc
    36661 ctgaccagaa tgcgcaccac aggccgcatc acgcgggttg gcgcaaccat cacacccggc
    36721 gtggtgacgg ccagtacgct ggcagcagtg tccgtcccgg aggagcggct ggaagagatt
    36781 gccgccctga tcgacgccga gccgggtgta aaccacaatt atcagcgcga ggacgcttgg
    36841 aacctctggt tcgtcgctac cggcccggat cgggcgcatg tggatgctac cctcgcgcgg
    36901 atcagccggg tcaccgggct gcgggtactg gatttgcggc tggtgcgccc tttcaacgtt
    36961 gatcttgggt tccgcatgat cggcggggtc aaaaccgtgc ccacagcgcg tcaggtggat
    37021 gcatccgcca tgcgcgacgg cgatcggtgt ctactgcaaa cgctcagctc gggactgtct
    37081 ctggtcgccg aaccttatgc agctttggca cattcgctga accgggacgt tgatgaggtg
    37141 atggcgcggg tcatcgcgtt gcacgctgcc ggtattatct cgcggctggg tgtcatcgta
    37201 cgtcaccggg cgcttggctg gtcggccaat gcgatggtgg tctgggacct gccggcagag
    37261 cagatcgaca tcgctggacc cgctttggcc gctttcccag gggtgacctt gtgttacgag
    37321 cgcaacccgg tgcccgatgt gtggccatat cgcctgtatt ccatgatcca cgcacggtcc
    37381 cgcagcgaag ctttggacgt attggcccgt gcgacgaccc tgtccgaact gacaggtgca
    37441 cggaacaagg ttctgttctc tacccgctgt ttcaagcaga ccggtgccct gattcaaacc
    37501 aaagaggtcg ccgcatgacg ctggaccaaa ctgaccgtgc gatcctgaac cttatgcagg
    37561 acgatctgcc actggtttca catccttacg caacagtcgc caaagaactt gacctgtccg
    37621 aggccgaatt gctggcgcgc ctgacgcgca tgaaagagac ccgcgtcatc acacgttttg
    37681 ggccgttctt cgatgccgct gcaatgggcg gtgccttctg cctctgcgcg atggccgttc
    37741 cagccgggga atttgaagcc gtcgtgacca aagtcaatgc acaccccgag gtcgcccata
    37801 attatgaacg cacgcaccgg ctgaacatgt ggttcgtact ggccactgaa acgcccgaag
    37861 ggatcaaggc cacagccgat gcaatcgaac gggaaacggg gatcgaggtt ctttgtttcc
    37921 ccaaacttca ggaattctac atcggctttc gggtggcggc atgatcgacg caacagacag
    37981 acagattatc caagcactac agggcggatt gcctctggtt tctgccccat atgctcaggt
    38041 tgctgatgat ctggggatgc aggaagccga tctgcttgag aggctgtcag ccctcaaagc
    38101 gcgcggcgta atccgccgca tcgcggccgc ccccaaccac tacaagcttg gcatgacctc
    38161 gaacggcatg actgtctggg atgtcgaaga tgaccgcatc gccgaattgg gcgctcagat
    38221 cggtgctcta ccctttgtca cccattgcta tgaacgcccg cgcgccctgc ccgactggcc
    38281 ctacaatctg tttgccatgg ttcacggatc ggatcgggat gaagtcgagg aaaaacgcgc
    38341 ccagatcact atgatcctgg gtgatgcctg ccgggccaag gatatcctct attccacgcg
    38401 catcctgaaa aagaccgggc tgcgcctgaa aaagaaaggc tgagacgatg ttccgcctga
    38461 ccgaatacat gcaccagctg gtcaaaccga ccccggtgcg aaaacgtcgc cccggtcctg
    38521 tgaaaccggt tgtaatctgg aacctgacgc ggcgctgcaa tctgaagtgc cgtcattgct
    38581 acaccgtctc ggcggatgtt gcgttcccgg gcgagctcag ccacgagcaa gccatggtaa
    38641 cccttgagga tctgggccag tttcgcgtcc cggccctgat cctctcgggt ggggaaccac
    38701 tggacaggtt cgatttcttc gacattgcca aacgggcgcg cgacattgtg ccgatgctgg
    38761 cgctgtcgac caacgggaca cgcattcatg atgagaccgc ggacatgatt gccgacgttg
    38821 gtttcaacta cgttggcatc tcgttggatg ggatcggggc cacgaatgac tggttccgcg
    38881 gtgttgaagg ggcttttgcc gacgccctgc gcggtgtgcg cgaatgcaag aggcgcggca
    38941 tcaaggttgg cttgcggttc tgcctgaccg aaggcacgca gcatcacctg ccggacctgc
    39001 ttcagctatg cgatgacgag ggcgtcgaca agttttacct gtcgcacctg gtttatgccg
    39061 ggcgtggtga caagaaccgc ggtgaagatg ccgagcatca gcgcacccgc aagggaatgg
    39121 atctgctgtt ggagcgcgcg tgggaggctg cctcgagcgg tcgcccgctg gatatcgtga
    39181 ccggcaacaa tgacgcagat gcggggtatt ttctgaactg gattcgtgcg catttcgacg
    39241 ttgacaaggc tgcgcatgtc cgcgagcatc tggccgcttg gggaggaaat tccagcggtt
    39301 tgggtgtggc caatatcgat aatcttggcc gggtccatcc tgacacctac tggtctgatt
    39361 acacagtcgg caacgttaag acgacatcgt tttccgaact ttggaccagc gacgatccga
    39421 tgctggccat gctgcgcacg cgtccgcgcc ccctcaaggg gcgctgtggg gcctgtgagc
    39481 taaaggatgt ctgcggtggc aacacccgca tccgggccct gcaactgacc ggtgatccct
    39541 gggccgaaga tccggcctgt tacctgacaa acaaagaaat cggtgttgac gacgcaggtg
    39601 agcgcctgcg ggttacgccg ttccggggga aaagccatga tccggcgcat cagttctttt
    39661 gatcctgtct gctctgaacc ttcgacatgg gcgctagaga cacttaacgg agcctccggc
    39721 gggagtattt ttgaaaagat gaaggtcgtg ttgatgtgtt ttgtactggg cgccggtggt
    39781 gcctgggcgg atgcaccaac ggattatgcc gagcattgtg cgtcctgcca cggtgaaaac
    39841 cgcctgggcg gtgtgggccc ggcactgatc ccagagacgc tacagcgcat gcgtgggccg
    39901 cgtatcgcgg cggtgattgc ggaagggcgc gcggcgacgc aaatgcctgc tttctcgcac
    39961 gaactcgatg ctttgcagat tgaagagctg gccggctggt tgaaatcacc gctggaaacc
    40021 gaccccgaat ggggcgaggc ccatattatg gacagccgca cgctggatga cggttatatc
    40081 ccggttgatg cgccagtgtg gtcaagtgac ccgatgaaca tcaccctggt ggtcgaaacc
    40141 ggggatcatc atgtcagcgt gctggacggt gacacgtttg aggttttgga ccggttcgag
    40201 acacccttcg cggttcacgg cgggccgaag ttcagcccgg atgggcgtta cgtttttatc
    40261 atgtcccggg atggctgggt tcagaaatac gacatctggg ccctgcaaca ggtggggcgc
    40321 gtacgggcgg ggcttaacag ccgaaacatc gcaatgtccg gcgacggcaa gtggctggcc
    40381 gttgcgaatt atctgccaaa cagtctgacc ctgctgtcga ccgaagacct gtcggtggca
    40441 aaagtcattg cgatcaaagg aaaagcggga aaatccagcc gcgtatccgc ggtgtatcag
    40501 gcccccccgc gcgagagctt tgttctggcg ctcaaggatg ttcccgagat ctgggaggtc
    40561 ttttacggag ccaacccgcc gcaatccggg ttgggtcacg acttccgcat cgaagggcag
    40621 ttcaagaacc ctgacccctt cccggtgcgc aagatcacca cgcccgacta tctggacgat
    40681 ttctttttcg atcaaagcta tgaatacgtc atgggtgccg cgcgcgatgg caagggcgga
    40741 caggtgatcg accttgttat tgggcacaag gtggccgatc tggacttgcc ggggatgccg
    40801 catctgggct cggggattac gtggaaacat ggcgatacga ccgttatggc cacaccgcat
    40861 ctgaccgacg gcacggtgtc ggtgatcgac atggagactt ggaaaaccgt caagcggatc
    40921 aagaccgaag ggccgggctt cttcatgcgg agccacgaaa attcgcctta cgtctgggcc
    40981 gatgtcttct ttggccccaa caaggatgcc atgcatgtga tcgacaagca aagtcttgaa
    41041 atcgtaagga ctttgcgccc tgccccgggc aagaccgtgg cacatgtcga gttcacaaag
    41101 gatggccgcc acgcgcttgt atcaatctgg gaagatgacg gcgcggtgat tgtttatgat
    41161 gcgcagacgc tggaagaagt gcgccgcctg ccgatgcgaa aaccgtctgg gaagtacaat
    41221 gtctggaaca aaatcacctt ctcggaaggc accagccact gaaggcaaat ggccggtctg
    41281 gaaactggca attctgcttt atccagccac catgttgacc gtggccatca acctgtttct
    41341 ggccggtctg atcctgcaca gcgccggttt cggggtgatt ggaccggttc cggcaatcct
    41401 ttggtcaata cctttaggca tacccgcgtc ctggttggca gggcgatggg tgcgtgggtt
    41461 gatggacgaa gcggacggct gaagggaaat tccaaaggcc tgacgaaagt caagtatcgg
    41521 acagggaaaa ccgcctacga ctcgggaaag aataccgagt tggattctcc atgcctgcct
    41581 ttaactcttt ccacaccctc cctgttcgcg cattacgcgc ggcgtgtgga ctggcaggta
    41641 ttttccttct gttgttgcaa atgcttggcc cggttctggc gagtcccggt gagagcatgt
    41701 gggtggagat ctgctcggag gcaggagcgg tttgggttga ggtggacctt gatgaggaaa
    41761 gcaccgatcc aaccgcgccc tgcccgaaat gcgcggactg tgcgctttgt gcggtgacgg
    41821 tgtcagcacc gatgccgggc gctttgctgc ccgcaagcgt cggaaatgtt caaaatgtac
    41881 gctttgaaca tggggggcag tgcattttgt acagccccaa acacctgtgg cccgaaaccc
    41941 gggggccccc gttcatgacc ctagaagaat ctgaacgcgc cccgcgcgcg tccatggcgt
    42001 ccacccaatt gatcggaggt gcgccgtggt cataagtcgc gcaatccatt tacttctggc
    42061 cctcgttctg tccttcggtg ttgcaatcag tgcgcgcgcc gacagtcttg ccagctttct
    42121 tcctgacatc gatccggctg acctggcccc gggtgccgac gcgtttggcc cggtacgcag
    42181 cgacgtgaag gttgccccgg tccttcgggg tggcgagacc atcgcgtggg cttttctgac
    42241 ttcggacttt gtcggaacga ccggctattc cggcaaaccc attcacgtgg ttgctgccat
    42301 cgacgcagac gctgttctga ccggtgttca gttggtcaag cattccgaac ccatcgtgct
    42361 gatcggcatt cccaattccc ggatggttga actgaccgaa ggctatgcgg gccttgacct
    42421 gaaacgagag gccgagaccg ggggtgaggg gcatgaccta gacattatct cgggtgcgac
    42481 cgtgacgatc atggtgatcg atgacagcct tgtgcgcgga gggatcaaag tggcccgcgc
    42541 gctggggctg ggcggattgt ctccggtaca ggctggcggg ccgaagcgcg aagtcgatat
    42601 ggcgcaggat gccatttacg actggaccac attgtctgga gacggctcgg tccggcggat
    42661 gacgctggat gtcgggcagg tcaatgctgc ctttgaagcc accggggatc agcgcgcgat
    42721 caagcgaccc gaaccgggcg agccggatga caccttcatc gacatgcaca tggcgcttgt
    42781 ttcggtgcca tcgatcggca agtcgctgct gggtgaggcc gaataccaga acctgaccaa
    42841 ctggctggac gagggcgaac aggccattct ggtactgggg cgcggggcct atagtttcaa
    42901 gggctcgggc tatgtccggg gtgggatctt tgaccggatt cagctgatcc agggcgacag
    42961 ctcagtgcgg ttctttgaca agcagcagcg ccgtctgggt gaggttgccg cgccagatgc
    43021 ccccagcttt accgaattgg atatcttcaa gattcccgct gatgccgagt ttgacccggc
    43081 cgagccgttc cgcctgcaat tgctggtgca gcgtgccgtc ggggcggttg aaaagacctt
    43141 tctgaccttc gatctgggat acaaactgcc ggaacagtac ctgttgcccg tcaccgcgcc
    43201 atcggtcgtg gatgatgcaa ccggcgaagc ggctgccaag gccgccctgt ggcagcgcat
    43261 ctggaaggat cgcactgtcg agatcgtcgg gcttggtgtc atgctgctgg tgctgacggc
    43321 cacgttcttc ttccagttcc acgccacgat gaatgcgcgc gtcttctact ggttccgcat
    43381 cgggtacctg acgataaccc tgttcttcat cggctggtat gccaatgcac agctgagcgt
    43441 ggtgaacctg atggcgctgg cgggcagttt gcgcacgggg ttctcgtggg atgcgttcct
    43501 gctggacccg ctggtcttta tccagtggtt tgccgtggcc gcagccctgt tgttctgggg
    43561 ccgtggggcc tattgcggat ggctgtgccc gtttggcgcg cttcaggagc tgaccaacaa
    43621 gatcgcgcgg gcgctgaaag tgccgcaatg gactttgccc tggggcctga acgagcgtct
    43681 ctggcctgcg aaatacatga tctttctggg tctttttggc ctgagtttcg tctcgatccc
    43741 gctggccgag caatatgccg agatcgagcc gttcaagacc gcgatcattc tgaaattcat
    43801 gcgcgactgg ccgtttgtgg tctttgcgct ggtcctgctg gggatcgggc tgttcgttga
    43861 acggttctat tgccgctatc tttgcccgct gggcggagcg ctggcgatcc ctgcccgtat
    43921 ccgcatgttc gactggctgc gtcgctacaa cgattgtggc acgccctgtc agacctgcgc
    43981 caatgaatgc cccgttcagg cgatccaccc caccggtgag atcaatccga acgagtgcgt
    44041 cacctgcctg cattgtcagg tgctctatca gtccgaggac aaatgtcccg tcgttatccg
    44101 ccaactgaaa cggcgggcca agaccgggtc ggtcacacct aagacccccc tcgggcaacc
    44161 accggcgaac catccgaacg ccaaaccgaa aaccgtttcc taaaaaggag gaacgaccat
    44221 gtcggaccaa gaaaacaaac tgaacatcac gcgccgcgga atgctggggg ccactgccac
    44281 cggtgccgtc atcgccggga ccggtctggg atcgaccctg atgaccgcga aagaggccag
    44341 cgctgccgcc aagcagcatc tggaaccggg cgagctggac gaatattacg gcttctggtc
    44401 gtcgggccag actggcgagc tgcgcattct gggcgtgccg tccatgcgcg agctgatgcg
    44461 ggtgccggtg ttcaaccgct gctcggccac gggctggggc cagaccaacg agtcgctgaa
    44521 ggttctgacc gaaggcctgc tgcctgaaac caaggagttc ttggctgcaa acggcaaggt
    44581 cacctatgac aacggcgacc tgcaccaccc gcatatgtcg ttcaccgacg gcacctatga
    44641 tggccgttat ctgttcatga acgacaaggc caacacccgc gtggcccgtg tgcgttgtga
    44701 cgtgatgaag tgcgacaaga tcatcgagat cccgaacgcg catgacatcc acggcctgcg
    44761 tccgcagaaa ttcccgcgca ccggctatgt ctttgccaat ggtgagcacg aggccccact
    44821 ggtcaatgac ggccagatcc ttgatgatcc gtcgcaatat gtgaacattt ttactgccat
    44881 cgacggcgac agcatggaaa ttgcgtggca ggtgatggtg tcgggcaacc tcgacaacac
    44941 cgactgcgac tatcagggca aatacgcctt ctcgacctcg tataactcgg aaatgggtat
    45001 gaacctggcc gagatgactg agaacgagct ggaccatgta gtcgtgttca acctcaaggg
    45061 catcgaggat gcgattgccg caggtaacta tcaggaactg aacggcgtca aggtcgtgga
    45121 cgggcgtaaa gaggcgggtg gaaacctgac ccggtacatc ccgatcccga actcgccaca
    45181 cggtgtgaac gcagcacccg acaagaaaca catcatgatc aacggcaagc tgtcgccgac
    45241 tgtatccgtg atcgatgtgg aaaaggtcga tgcgctgttc agcgaaaacg ccgatccgcg
    45301 ttccgctgtt gtcgccgagc cgcagctggg tcttggcccg cttcacacgg cgttcgacgg
    45361 caagggcaac gcctatacca ccctgttcct ggacagccag gtggtgaagt gggacatcgc
    45421 caaggcgatc gaggcctatg cgggtgccga tgttgacccg atcgtcgaca aggtcgacgt
    45481 gcattaccag ccgggccaca actcgacctc gatgggtgaa accgccgaag cggatggcaa
    45541 gtggctgatt tcgatgaaca agttctcgaa agaccgcttc ctgaacgtgg gtcctctgaa
    45601 gcccgagaat gagcagctga tcgatatttc cggcgacaag atgaaggtgg tccatgacgg
    45661 cccgaccttt gccgagcccc atgactcgat cattgttcac cggtccaagg tgaacccggt
    45721 caatgtctgg gaccgcaacg acccgatgtg ggaagaggcg cgggcgcagg ctgccgctga
    45781 cggtgtcgat ctggacgaag gtgccgagga accaatccgg gatggcaaca aggtgcgggt
    45841 ctacatgacc tcgaccgcgc ccgtgttcag catggagaag ttcaccgtca agcagggtga
    45901 cgaggtgacc gtctatgtca ccaacctgga cgacgtggat gatgtgaccc acggcttctg
    45961 cctgtcgaac ttcggtatcg cgatggaagt tgcaccgcag gccaccgcct cggtcacgtt
    46021 cattgccgac cgtccgggcg tgcactggtt ctattgccag tggttctgtc acgcgctgca
    46081 catggagatg cgcggccgga tgtttgttga gccgcggagc gcataaacat gcgttggccc
    46141 ctgctcatac cgctcctgct cggctcgccc ctttgggcgg cggactggga tgtgcccaat
    46201 cgggcggggg ccatcaacga gatactggcg caggcggcgg atggggacac ccttcgcctg
    46261 agccccggcg tttacgtcga gcagttggtt ctggaccggc ccgtgaccct cgacgggctg
    46321 ggacaggcca ccatcgacgg ccaaggccaa ggcagcgtga tcacagtgac cgggccgggc
    46381 gtgaccctgc gcgggctgac ggtgatcgga tcaggctcgg accatgacgg catcgacagc
    46441 ggtatccagt tgaccaagac ggcgcgcgcg ccggtggtcg aggataacgt gctgctgggc
    46501 aatctttacg gcatcgacat ccacggtgcg aaggacagca tcgtacgacg caaccggatt
    46561 gaagggcggc aggatcgcca tatgaacgcg cgcggcaatg gtgtctatgt ctggaacgcg
    46621 ccgggtgcgg tggttgaagg caatgacatc cgctatggcc gcgacgggat ctttgttaat
    46681 tcgtccaaga agaacacctt taccggcaac ctgttccgcg atctgcggtt tgcggttcac
    46741 tacatgtatg ccgacgactc ggtcgtcagc gacaatgtct cgatcggcaa cgatctgggc
    46801 tatgcggtga tgttcacgac caatgtgcgg gtcgccaaca atgtctcgat cggggaccgc
    46861 gaacatggcg tgatgctgaa ctatgccaac aagagcgtca tcaccggcaa tgtcgtgaaa
    46921 ggtgccaagg aaaaatgcac ctttctgtat aactccaaca agaacgaatt caccgacaac
    46981 tggttcgagg gatgtggcat cggtatccac tttaccgccg gcagtgaacg caaccgcatc
    47041 gtcggcaatt cattcatcgg caaccggacg caggtgaaat atgtctcgac caaatgggtc
    47101 gagtggtccg aagacgggcg cggcaattac tggtccgatt ttgctgccta tgatgtggat
    47161 ggcaacggca tcgccgatgt cccctatcga cccaatgaca gtatggacca tgtgctgtgg
    47221 acccaacccg cagccaaatt gctgctcggc tcgcctgccg tgcagctggt gcgctggtcg
    47281 caatcggcct tcccggcact gttgccgggg ggtgtgatgg acagcaaccc attgatgcaa
    47341 gcccctgaac ccccagctat gaaaaaggtg cctcatgacg gataaggccc tgtcaattga
    47401 ccatgtttgc aagaaccggg ggaaaacccg cgttcttgac gatatcaccc tgtcccttgc
    47461 ccccggtcag cgcgtggcgc tgctgggcca taacggcgcg ggaaagtcga ccctgatcaa
    47521 atccatcctt ggcctgacgc ccattcggga cggggccatt cggatcgggg gcgccacccc
    47581 cggcagcgcg caagcgcgac gggatacggc ctatctgccc gaggcggtct cgtttcaccc
    47641 ggcgttgacc gggcgcgagc agctgacgct gtttgcaaaa ctgtccgggt caaaagccga
    47701 tgttcccggc ctgctggagc gcgttggcct gagcgacgca ttggaccgcc ggatcggtgc
    47761 ctattccaag gggatgcggc aacgactggg actggcgcag gtgctgctgg gacagccgaa
    47821 agtggcgctg ctggatgagc caacatcggg cctggacccg atctcgcggc aggacctcta
    47881 tgccattatt gacgagttgg ccgtgcaggg taccgcggtt ctgattgcca gccatgcgtt
    47941 gaccgaggtt gaggcgcgca ccgaccggat cgccatcatg cgcaagggtc ggatggtggc
    48001 cgatgacacg ctgaacaacc tgtcggcgct ggccggtctg ccgatccgcc tgaaggtgcg
    48061 cgccaccgcc aatgcggatg ccctggccgc cgaactgggc ggcaaccgga tcaacggcgc
    48121 atcggtcgag ctgctctgca cacccgaaga caagatggag gccctgcgcc ggatcgccgg
    48181 attgggcgat gcagtggcgg atgtggaaat gacaccgccc aagctggagg acctttatcg
    48241 ccactacgca caggaggaga ggacatgacc cgcttccttg ccatttcccg aactgaaatg
    48301 ctgattctgc gccgcaaccg ctggctgttg gttgccacgc tgatcatggt gctgttcgcc
    48361 ttggcgctga cctttgcggg cagcgcgccc accggcacat tgggtgtcga tatgctgacc
    48421 gtctcggtcg cgtcgatgac cacgttgtcg gtttaccttg cgcctttgct ggcgctgatg
    48481 atttccttcg atgccatcgc gggcgatgtg gaccggggca gcctgtcgct gctgctgtcc
    48541 tatccggctg gacgcgggga aatcctgttg ggcaagttct gcgcccatct ggccgcgctg
    48601 gcctttgcca tgaccgtggg ttttggcacc gcaggtgcgg tagccgcgtt ctttggtggt
    48661 gcggggccgg aaagcctgat ggcgctggtg cgacttatcc tgacctcgat cctgctgggc
    48721 gccgtgtttc tggcgcttgg atacctgctg tccgctttgg cgaggggcgc cacggcggca
    48781 gcgggtctgt cggccgggct ttggctggtt tttgtcgtcc tttatgatct gggcctgttg
    48841 ggggccgtcg tcatggacaa gggcggcacc tttacccaat ccgtctttcc atgggtgatg
    48901 gtggccaacc cggccgacgc gttccgtttg tggaacatcg ccgcgacgga aggcgtggcc
    48961 atggcttcgg gcatgaccgg ggccgcacag gccctgccgg tctgggccgc gcccgcgtcg
    49021 ctgctgatct ggccggtgct gggctttgcc ctcgcccggc tggctttccg gagggtggag
    49081 ccatgagacg ccttgccctg atcgcattgc ttgcactggt ggcctgcaag gaagagttcg
    49141 ccgaggcacc tgacccggtc gatctgacac cggatgcgct gagctatttc tgtcagatga
    49201 atgtcgccga gcatggcggc cccaaggggc aggttcatct ggaaggctat ccggccccgc
    49261 tgtttttcgc gcaggtgcgg gacatggtgg cctatctgaa aagccccgag cgcgatgcgg
    49321 atatcactgc catatatgtc agcgatatgg gcgtcgcgcc aagctggcgg cagccgggga
    49381 tttcgaactg gatcgctgcg gatggtgcga cttttgtcgt tggtgccgat gtggcaggtg
    49441 gcatgggggc gcgcgaagtg gtgccctttg ccgatcctgc cgatgcgcag gttttcgcgg
    49501 agacctatgg cgggaccgca atgcgcctgc ccgacattcc cgatgccgaa gtgctgggcc
    49561 ctgtcgatct tgatctgaca ttggagaccc ccgtatgacc gccctgtccc gtcgccgttt
    49621 tctgatcatt tcagctgcct gtgcggccac cccggccatg gcttcggacg cgcattggcg
    49681 cggcacagcc cttggggctg ctgccagcct gcggctggtt gggctgacgg atgccgaggc
    49741 cgcaccgatc attgccgccg tcgagggtga ggtgacccgg ctggaggata tcttcagcct
    49801 gtaccgtccg cagtcacagc tgagccgcct gaaccgcgac ggtgttttga ccgcacccgc
    49861 ccctgagctg ttggaggtgc tgggcctgag cagcgccctg catcaggcct ccggcggcgc
    49921 tttcgatccc agcattcagc ccctgtggta tgctttggca acaggcgcag gccccggaga
    49981 tctggctgcc gcccgcgctg ctgtgggttg ggaacgggtg tctttcgatg ctgcgtcggt
    50041 gcggctgccg gtgccgggcc agtcggcctt gactctgaac ggtatcgccc aaggcgcgat
    50101 cacggatcgg atcgccgcgc tgcttcgtgg ctttggtttg cgtgatgttc tggtcgatat
    50161 gggagaggtt gccgccttgg gttcgcgagg cgacggcacg ccctggaaag tcgggttggc
    50221 cgcgccggac cagcgggttc tgaagcgggt cgcgctgcgt gaccgcgctg tcgcgacgtc
    50281 atcatcgctg gggacgcagc tgggacaggg tttcggtcac atcatcaccc cggacgggcc
    50341 tgcaaaccgg gacagaacgg tttcggtttc tgcccctgat gcggtgatgg cagatggtct
    50401 gtccacggca atttgcgcga catctcaaag tcaagtcact gaaatcttgc ggcgttttcc
    50461 cgaggcccat atcgagctga atgtatgacg catggtcgca actctcaggt gggttaggaa
    50521 aattcgcgaa aaacatgata taggtcaatt cgtgtgctgc ttcgcgcagc taggaagtaa
    50581 ggacgcgaac caatctatcc acactcgagt cgccagccat gagccagttg accagcagac
    50641 gcgcttttct gagcgcacgt atcctacggg aggatcctga tgcgatccgt ccgccgggcg
    50701 cgggcgtgac aggatttgcc gatctgtgca caggctgcga agactgcgcc ggggcttgcc
    50761 cggaagaggt catcacattc gacaacagcg gctttccggt tctggatctt tctgcaggcg
    50821 gctgcacctt atgcggtgca tgtgccgagg tttgcccgac cccggcgctg ttgcccgagc
    50881 gtgtggcaga gtggccgtgg cgcgcacgga tcgaggctgc aagctgcctg tcgatgaacg
    50941 gggtaagctg ccgcctgtgc caggacactt gcgaacagga agccatccgc tttcgcctgc
    51001 aactgggcgg gcgggctgaa ccggcgcttg aaaccgaaac ctgcatcgga tgcggcacat
    51061 gttctgccgc ctgccccgcc ggggccatca cgatgcaccg ccccgcccct ttgcacccgg
    51121 aggtgaccca atgaatatct gtggctgtct tgtccacatc gcccccgatc acaccgacgc
    51181 cgcgcgcgcg gcgatgaccg gcaccgatgg cgtcgagctt catgccgagg ccgaggatgg
    51241 ccggttcgtc gtggttgtcg aggatacagc cgaccggctg gcctcggaaa ccatcatgga
    51301 tctgcaccag atccccggcg tgatctcgct atcgctgacc tatcaccatt tcgaagatct
    51361 cgcggaggct gctccgcgtc ctgatgctcc aagccaaccg tccagcagga ggcccatgta
    51421 atgaccatct ctgaatcccg tcgtacattt ctgaaagcgt ccgcagcggc tgccacggcc
    51481 tcggctgccg gcattccact ggccgctggt tcggctagcg cccaggccgc cgcgcctgat
    51541 atccgctggg acaaggccgc ctgccggttc tgcggtacgg gctgttcggt tctggtgggc
    51601 accaaggatg gccgcgtagt cgccacgcag ggcgacccgg atgcgccggt caaccggggt
    51661 ctgaattgta ttaagggcta tttcctgtcc aagatcatgt atggcaagga ccgcttgacc
    51721 acgccgcttt tgcgcaaaac caacggcgaa tatgacaaga atggcgagtt tgagccggtc
    51781 agctgggacg aagcctttga cgtcatggct gccaagtgga aagaggcgct ggccaagaaa
    51841 ggcccgacca gcgtgggtat gttcggttcc ggtcagtgga ccgtctggga aggttatgcg
    51901 gcggccaaga tgatgaaggc cgggttccgg tcgaacaaca tcgaccccaa cgcgcgtcac
    51961 tgcatggcgt cggccgtggt cggctttatc cgtaccttcg gcatcgacga gccgatgggc
    52021 tgctatgacg accttgagca cgcagatacg tttgttctgt gggggtcgaa catggccgag
    52081 atgcacccga tcctgtggtc gcgtctgacc gatacgcgcc tgaccaagcc gggatgcgaa
    52141 gtgcatgttc tgtcgacctt cgagcaccgt tcgttcgagt tggccgacaa tggcatggtg
    52201 ttcaacccgc agaccgatct ggcgatcctg aactacattg ccaattacat cattcagaat
    52261 ggcgcggtga acgaagagtt cgtcaagaac cacgtcaaca tcaccaagac cgccaccgat
    52321 atcggttatg gcctgcgcga caatcacccg ctgcaacaag aggccgcgaa ccccaatgtc
    52381 ggcaagatgg agccgatcag ctttgaggaa tatgccgagg cggtatcggc atacacgctg
    52441 gaatacacct cggagctgtc cggcgttccg gcggacaagc tggagcgtct ggcccagcaa
    52501 tatgccgacc cgaaccgcaa ggtcatgagc ctgtggacca tggggttcaa ccagcatacc
    52561 cgcgggtcgt gggtgaattc gctgatgtat aacgtgcact tgctggtggg caagatttcc
    52621 gagcccggaa actcgccctt ctcgctgacc ggtcagccgt cggcctgcgg aaccgcgcgt
    52681 gaggttggca cttttgccca ccgtctgcct gccgacatgg ttgtcatgaa tgacgagcac
    52741 cgcaagattt gcgaaaccgc ctggaatgtg ccagcgggta ccattccggc caagcccggc
    52801 tttcacgccg tgctgcaaca ccgcaagctg aaggatggtg atctgaacgc ctattgggtg
    52861 cagtgcaaca acaacatgca ggccgcaccg aatatcaacg aagaaggcta tcccgggtat
    52921 cgcaaccccg agaatttcat caccgtttca gacccctacc cgaccgtcac agcggtttcc
    52981 gccgacctga tcctgcccac cgccatgtgg gtcgagaagg aaggtgccta tggcaacgcg
    53041 gaacgccgca cccagttctg gcggcagcag gtcaaggcac cgggcgaggc caagtcggac
    53101 gtgtggcagg tgatggaatt ctcgaaacgt ttcaccgttg aggaggtctg gggcgaagag
    53161 ttgctggcca ccatgccgga acatcgcggc aagaccatgt acgaggttct gtttgccaat
    53221 ggcagcgtcg acaagttccc gctgtcggaa acggccgagg gctttgacaa tgacgaatcc
    53281 gagcatttcg ggttctacgt tcagaagggt ctgttcgagg aatatgccaa tttcggacgc
    53341 ggccacgcgc acgatctggc accgtttgaa atgtaccatc aggcgcgcgg aatgcgctgg
    53401 ccggtcgtgg acggtaagga gacgctgtat cgtttccgcg aaggctatga cccttatgtg
    53461 cccgaaggcg cgggcgtgaa gttctatggc aagaaggatg gcaaggcgag catcatcttt
    53521 gcgccttacg agcctgcggc cgaggaaccg gatgcggaat atgatctgtg gctgtgcact
    53581 ggtcgtgtgc tggaacactg gcattcgggg tcgatgacac gccgtgtgcc agagctgcac
    53641 cgcgcctacc cggcggctgt ggtttacatg catccgcagg acgccaagga tcgggatctg
    53701 cgccggggtc aggagatagt tctgtccacc cgtcggggcg aggtcaccag ccgggtcgag
    53761 acccgtgggc gcaacaaggt gccgcgcggt ctggtgttca tgccgtggtt tgatgaaggc
    53821 cagttgacca acaagctgac gctggacgcg acctgcccgc tgtcgaaaga gaccgacttc
    53881 aagaaatgcg cctgcaaggt cgagcgtgca taggcaacaa ggatcgtacg ggtaaatcct
    53941 catgtctttt gccgacaaac ccctttcgcc gcagcggcgc cggttcctgc aggattcggc
    54001 gcgggcggcg ggcggctgcg tggtcgccgg gacggtgctg gcctatctgg cccgcgacgc
    54061 ccgcgccctg ccggccgagg ctttgcgccc gcccggcgcg ctgccggaaa aggagttcct
    54121 gtcggcctgc atccgctgcg gattatgcgt acgggattgc ccatacgata cgttgaaact
    54181 ggccgagtta ggctcggacg cggtagcgac gggaacgccc tttttcaccg cccgggatat
    54241 tccctgtgag atgtgcgacg acatcccttg cgtcgctgca tgtccgaccg gggcactgga
    54301 ccccgctttg gacaatatcg acgatgcgaa gatgggggtc gcggttctgg tcgatcagga
    54361 gaactgcctg aacttcctcg ggttgcgctg cgatgtctgt taccgtgtct gccccgtcat
    54421 tgacgaggcg atcacgctgg acaccacgca caacacgcgg tcgggtcatc acgcgatgtt
    54481 catcccgacc gtccacgccg accgctgcac cggctgcggc atgtgcgaga aaagctgtgt
    54541 tctgccagag gccgccatca aggtgctgcc tgcccggctg gcgcggggca gttcggcaga
    54601 gcattaccgc aagggctggg aagaaaaggc cgcgaaaggc gcgccggtgg tcgaggggat
    54661 catcgatctg ccggaccgtt tgcccggacc gggcacggac aatctggcca cgcccggcgg
    54721 ctttgcaccg ggatatgatc tgccgggggt gggacaatga gtgcccgcac agatatgccc
    54781 acaggtcacg aggccatcgc cagcaagggc tggatcggcg cgcatcgcta tctgctgctg
    54841 cgccgtgcaa gccagctgtt ctttctggtt ctgtttctgc tgggcccatg gttcggtatc
    54901 tggattgttc agggcacgct ggctgggtcg ctgacgctgg gcgtgctgcc tttgaccgat
    54961 ccgttcatcc tgttgcagag catggttgca ggccactggc ccgaaatgac cgcgctgatc
    55021 ggtgggctga tcgttctggt ggtctacgcg ctgattggtg gccgtgtcta ttgttcctgg
    55081 gtctgcccca taaacccggt gacagacgcg gccaactggc tgcaccgcaa gctggacctg
    55141 ccgaaaggct ggcagcccaa gcgcggcacg cgcctgtgga ttctggcaac tgtcctgctt
    55201 gtttcgggtc tgagcggcat gatcgcgtgg gagttgatca acccgatcac catgctgcat
    55261 cgcgggctgg tctttggaat gggctttgtc tgggccctga tcgccgccat ctttgtcttt
    55321 gacgtcttcg tctcgcgcca cggatggtgc ggacacctgt gcccggtggg cgagttctat
    55381 ggcctgattg gagcaaaaag cctgctgcgg atcagcgccg caaaccgcgc cgcctgcgat
    55441 gactgcatgg attgttatgc ggtctgcccg gaaaatcagg tgatctcgcc cgcgctgaag
    55501 ggcaaaccgg gaagtacccc gctgatcctg tcacccgact gcacgaattg tggccgctgc
    55561 atcgatgtct gcgcggtcga cgtttttacc tttactcacc ggttcgacga ccacatcgtc
    55621 caaccttccg atccagttgc cgcgcccgag ccgcgcgccg ccagacctat ctaggggagt
    55681 gccaagatga aaaaatcaat cgttacaggc ggaattgccc ttctacccgt attgttgctg
    55741 agcggatggg ccgtcgcgca atctgctcag gttgaaaccc tgcgcggtgc ggacgtggac
    55801 gagctgatcc cgttggatca aatccacaag aatgtagaag gacggatgca gcgtaattat
    55861 cgccagcagc cgccgctgat cccgcattcg atcgaacagt atcaaatcga tgtgcgcacc
    55921 aatcagtgtt tgtcatgcca tgactggtcc aaagctggtg agagaaatgc accgaccctt
    55981 tcgatgaccc attatctgga ccgcgaaggc cgcgaactgg atcggatcgc cggaacccgg
    56041 tatttctgca accagtgcca cgtaccgcag gccgacgccc cgccgctggt cgaaaacgtg
    56101 ttccagccct ccgccggcaa ttgatccaac gcaagactga aaggagcacc gatatggccg
    56161 actctcctga aaaccgcggc ttgcctggtc gcctctggaa cgcgatctgg acgccgacgg
    56221 tgctgttcag ttcaggcttt ctggtcctgg ccggatttct ggccggtatc ctgttctggg
    56281 gtggatttca ctggaccctt gagctgacga ataccgaaga attctgtacc tcgtgccaca
    56341 cgatggaaac caacctgggc gagtatcgcg aaacggttca ttacaacaac cattccggcg
    56401 ttcgcgcgat ctgttccgac tgccacgtgc cggatgaatg gagccacaag atcaaagcca
    56461 agatcatggc cgtcaaagac gtctatcatg agctggccgg aaccatcagc acacccgagc
    56521 agtacgaaga gcatcgcctg agcatggctt cggccgtctg gaagaagatg aaggaatcgg
    56581 acagccgtga atgccgcaac tgtcataact ttgactacat ggactttacc attcaggaaa
    56641 cccgcgccgc gtcggaacac cagcgcgcca tcgacaccgg catgacatgc atcgattgcc
    56701 atcagggcat cgcgcataat ctgcccgcga actatctgga acaataccag aagataagcg
    56761 aggccgtgga gggcgtggtt cttcaggaac atgcttccgc ctcgggcagc gacatccgcg
    56821 cgtttctgaa caacagctcg aattagggtg ggggcagaca tgttagactt acttggaaca
    56881 atcggcgcca atgtcctggg cctgcccggc atactgggac tggcgcttgg aatgatgacc
    56941 cgcaagctgt ggttgggtgc ggcactgggg gccggtgtcg gcattctgga aacgctggtt
    57001 ttcgcgggct ttcagtttgc ccatgtggaa gcgctggaac tgggcatctc ggttctggtc
    57061 gggctttgcg cgggcagcct tggcactgcc atccgtctga aaggcgcaac tgtctgaaga
    57121 agacaccggt tctgcccatt ggtggaaccg gtatcctgcc gggtcacgtt tccagcgcca
    57181 aagcgggtgc ttgtaccgcg cgcgacacgt ccattgacgt agcggaagcg tttaaggagc
    57241 gcggcagcaa cgaaaatcgg cagggtctga ttttcgcatt tccacaactt cgatgaaagc
    57301 gtacgaggcc ctagcgccaa gggcaaaaca cccattccca ttccgcgcgg caaggcagca
    57361 ggccaggccc gaattcgcgc gtgaaaaatc aatatgaaac cgaaagccaa tgatttggca
    57421 agaaaaattc aaagtggagt ggaaattcga aacgacatct gtcacagcag ataacaagtt
    57481 aacaatggtg tcccagcgtc atgtggatag aacgtaaatt cctctctatt tttgcttata
    57541 caaatacaat atgttttgag gggaataagg ggggaagaaa aatgggcggg ggcgcagaac
    57601 gatgacgggg gtccttgagg catcgccgcg tatctcaaaa gttcttcaat tggctgatct
    57661 ggaaaaccat gccaccctgt ttcggcagga aggtgtggat gatgatattc tggacgagct
    57721 gacagatccc gaactgcgtg atctggggtt gacggttggc gaacggaaac ggtttcgcaa
    57781 ggcgcaggcc cgtctgaaat ctgaggaagc atcgacccgg caggagctta ggtccgaagc
    57841 cgaacggcgg cagcttacgc tggttttctg cgatctcgta gggtcgacgc agctggccca
    57901 gcggtatgac ccggaagacc tgatgcagat catgaacctg tatctggata cggcgattgg
    57961 caccctgaaa cagcatggct gtcatctggc ctacaggcag ggcgacggga tcatggtcta
    58021 tttcggatat cccaaagcca tggaggacga tgccgaacgc gccgttcgcg ccgtgctgga
    58081 aaccatcgaa gccgtacaaa accttgaaaa caggtttggc gaaaaactgg atctgcgcgc
    58141 gggaattgcc accggtatgg ttgttgtggg agtggtctcg tcaacaagtc ttgggtcgca
    58201 ggactttctg gtcggtgaaa ccgcgaacct tgcatcccgc ctgcaaggtc tggccgagcc
    58261 gggtgaggtg atcgtttccg cagagacgtg gcgattgaca cagggcgcat tcgagttcga
    58321 gccccgtggc agccagaacc tgaaagggtt tgacaatcag cgcaccgtct atcgcgccat
    58381 ttccgaaagc gtcgcgacca gccggttcga tgcgcgtgtc ggacagtcag ctgttgatct
    58441 tgtcgcccgt ggcgacgatc tttcggttct gacccagctt tggaaagatg cacaggcggg
    58501 ctccggcagg tttgcgtttg tcggtggcgc cgcaggcatt ggcaaatcgc ggctgatcaa
    58561 gtccctgtct gaaacaattg gcgtcaaacc ctttaccttg cagtgcattc cgcatctggc
    58621 cagccttccg cttcacccga tcgtgggaga gttgaggcgt gtttcaggcg acaagtccga
    58681 tgacagcatc cggggcgcga tttccgattt tgttcaggcc gcctctcgtc tgagcgacgc
    58741 ggatttgcct gttcttctgg atatggccgg ggtcgaaacg ggcgcagcgc cggatcccga
    58801 tcccctgaag aaggcccgca aatcgctgga cgtgttgttg cgcagccttg gcagcctgtg
    58861 tgacaggcgc ggcaccttgc tgctggtggt ggaagacgtg cactgggctg acgcaaccac
    58921 gctggacgtg ctggaggcgc tggcatcagg actggacggg ttcccgatac tggtggtcct
    58981 gtcgcatcgc cctgaatatg aaccgccaga gcattacgag ggccgcgcgg cgcgcatcga
    59041 tctgacgcct ctggccggca gtgaagcctc ggaactggtc cggcgcgtgg ccgagccgta
    59101 cagtttgccg gtcatcctga tcaggcagat tgtcgagaaa gccgatggcg tgccgcttta
    59161 catcgaagag atgacaaagg cggttctgga ccagctgccg caagatgcgc cgatcaacgc
    59221 cgaggttctg gatgccctga gtatccccgc aacccttcag gattcgttga tgtcgcgtct
    59281 tgaccggatg gaaaacgcca agcccattgc gcagcttggg tctgttatcg ggcgcagttt
    59341 cacctcggcg atgatccagg cggtggcgca ggaagacatg gatgtggaaa gcgcgctgat
    59401 gcagctgatg gcggctgggg ttgtgctgat cacgggcgaa gccggaacgg ccacctatac
    59461 gttcaaccac gcgctggttc aggatacggc ctataactcg ctgctgcgcg aagaccggca
    59521 gaaggttcat ctgaaaatcg cccgggcttt gctggccgga cataacgcat tcggaaaccc
    59581 cgcccccgat accgtggcgc atcactgtga ccatggcggg ttgaaggatg aggcggtgtc
    59641 caactggttt acggcaggtg aacaagccct gacgcggttg gcgaacctgc ctgcgatctc
    59701 ggcgtttcgc gcggcactgc gcaatatcgg aacgatgccc gccaatgccg agcgtgacgg
    59761 attcgagctt cgggtgcaga tgaatatcct gccagcttac atggcgatct atggatggtc
    59821 ctccgatcag gtcggagaga cagccgcccg cgcgatggag cttgcccatg cattgggcga
    59881 tggagaaacc cttttcgcgg ccactttctg ccgctggacc aatttctttg tcgcgggcca
    59941 gatgaaccgc gcaatggaga tgggacaggc tctggacgcg atggccggta tgagcggcga
    60001 tcctgtcgcc aacgtgctgg cggcccgcgc gctgagtttt acgcattact tccgcgggga
    60061 attcgcggat tgcgagcagc agcttgaccg tgcctttgcc ctgattaccc ccgagctgga
    60121 catggccatg atgccgatga cccagtcctc gaccacggcg tctttgctgg ccattcaggg
    60181 gtgccttctg tggcagcagg gcaagtttga tgaggcggag gccgcacgtc tgaaagccat
    60241 cgacgtcagc cgggcactga accacgcacc caaccttgtc tacatcatgg gcgcgtgcag
    60301 catgttcctg ccctacgcgg gcgagtggga ccggctggat gtgaccatga aggaagcccg
    60361 caagatcgcc gatgaggaag ggttcctgta tcttcacgcc atgcaggata tctacatggg
    60421 tcttgcgcag gcgggaaaag gagacatcga gggcgttccg gcccatatcg aggcctgcat
    60481 gaacctgatc tccaagtctg gtggaaactt tacttttccg cagaatcaga ttgttctgtc
    60541 tgagttgatg atcgatcacg gggatattga tcaggccctg gaccggcttg aaaccgtgtg
    60601 tacccccggt tgggaacgag gagaaacgct gaacaaaccg gaatatcacc gcgtgcgggc
    60661 caaagccttt gcagccaagg gtgatcggga cagcgcgatt gccgaggttg aacaggcatt
    60721 ggcgcttgcc cgcgaatgtg gtgccgttgt tcaggaacaa cgcgccgggg cacttctgga
    60781 cagtttgacg aaagccgaat gaacgagacg gactgcccgg ccaaacaggg cagcatcacc
    60841 aagagggatt tacaatgacc gacgcattgg attggaacac cgaacagtgg aatgccgtta
    60901 acaaggccgt ccatgatgaa gcgctgcgtg cgcgggtggc tgcgagtttt ctgccgcttt
    60961 atgggccgct gccagcggac acgcaatctg ttcccctgaa caagcttggt ctggtcgaca
    61021 acgcatcagg cgcggccaag cgtctggaag tgaatgatta tgacaccctg cggctgacga
    61081 cggtttccgt gaacgtctac ctgaaaggcg cgcaggtggc tgatccggaa ctggccgcgg
    61141 ccatgatcat gttccgccgg gccgccgccg tcgtggccaa ggtcgaggat gacatcgttt
    61201 tcaacggcca gccaggcagc agcgaagccc ccaaacatgc cggtggcgca cctgccgatc
    61261 tgccgccgat ctataccgtc agcggcggcg gcaaataccc ggggctgctg gaggctggcg
    61321 aaggtcagtc catttcgatc aacgggaaga aaaagccctg ttccggccct gaagtattcg
    61381 aggccgtggt tgcgggcatc aacaagctgg aagcgcacgg ataccttggg ccttttgcct
    61441 gcgtgatggg taacggactg tttcaggccg tgaccacgcc gatcgaaaac tcgatggtgc
    61501 tgccgcgtga cagtattctt ccgttccttg acggcccgct gctgagatcg ggcacccttc
    61561 ctgcaaacaa ggcagcactt gtatcgctgc aaggcgcgcc ggtcgagatt gtcgtgcctt
    61621 cggatatcgc ggtgaagtat ctgcaaacct cgtctgacgg tgagcacatc ttccgcg
//
