# Supplementary material for: Decoding coral resistance to eutrophication through the association of hyper‑efficient denitrifiers as key microbial allies
Source: Nat Commun. 2026 May 19;17:3938. doi: 10.1038/s41467-026-72571-w (PMC13187470; doi:10.1038/s41467-026-72571-w)
Supplement: Supplementary file 21 — Source Data [file 41467_2026_72571_MOESM21_ESM.zip › Source Data/FigureS6/AL3_denitrification.gbk]

LOCUS       AL3_2                  61677 bp    DNA              UNK 01-JAN-1980
DEFINITION  .
ACCESSION   Plasmid
VERSION     Plasmid
KEYWORDS    .
SOURCE      .
  ORGANISM  .
            .
FEATURES             Location/Qualifiers
     CDS             complement(2139..2426)
                     /gene="soxD_2"
                     /locus_tag="AL3_04054"
                     /EC_number="1.5.3.1"
                     /inference="ab initio prediction:Prodigal:002006"
                     /inference="similar to AA sequence:UniProtKB:Q46336"
                     /codon_start=1
                     /transl_table=11
                     /product="Sarcosine oxidase subunit delta"
                     /translation="MIINHPLLGPRDASEFTYLGDASLINRPDWQSDTAAAEFHDYVYL
                     RDNPAGTHRELWFHEQGDRSWLVVTRDTLTHEILATELARDVARKTGRGK"
     gene            complement(2139..2426)
                     /locus_tag="AL3_04054"
                     /gene="soxD_2"
     CDS             complement(2439..3689)
                     /gene="soxB_2"
                     /locus_tag="AL3_04053"
                     /EC_number="1.5.3.1"
                     /inference="ab initio prediction:Prodigal:002006"
                     /inference="similar to AA sequence:UniProtKB:P40875"
                     /codon_start=1
                     /transl_table=11
                     /product="Sarcosine oxidase subunit beta"
                     /translation="MRYSALAIMRQVLNGHRGWTPAWRDPEPQSSYDFIVIGGGGHGLA
                     TAYYLAKEHNAAKVAVLEKGWIGGGNVGRNTTIIRANYLLDGNQPFYELSLKLWENLEQ
                     DLNYNAMVSQRGILNLCHTDAQRDAYRRRGNAMMFTGSGAELLDAEGVRAMYPFLNFDD
                     ARFPIKGGLLHRRGGTARHDGVAWGYARAADQRGVDIIQNCEVTGFRIENGKLLGVETT
                     RGYIGAKKVGVAVAGSSGRVMAQAGMRLPIESHVLQAFVTEGLKPVLDGVITYGAGHFY
                     VSQSDKGGLVFGGDIDGYNTYAQRGNLPVVEDVAEGGMSLMPMIGRARLLRMWGGVMDM
                     SMDGSPFIDHTGIEGLYFNGGWCYGGFKATPASGFCFAHLMATDRPHDVASAYRLDRFR
                     TGQMIDEKGVGAQPNLH"
     gene            complement(2439..3689)
                     /locus_tag="AL3_04053"
                     /gene="soxB_2"
     CDS             complement(3903..5147)
                     /locus_tag="AL3_04052"
                     /inference="ab initio prediction:Prodigal:002006"
                     /codon_start=1
                     /transl_table=11
                     /product="hypothetical protein"
                     /translation="MADGCACDRHADMYLTVEDALERGLSVADPVAETEILPLEQAIGR
                     VLAEDCASKVDMPAFDNSAMDGYAIRTGDLGDGPVFELLIAGRVAAGDCGDHDAPEGSA
                     LRIFTGAPVPPEFDAVLMQEDCDLLIDRIRFSRRPKPGKHIRRAGEDLCAGGPILRRGC
                     EIGPREMAALASAGYGEVLVFRKLKVTIFSTGSELRQPGEPLDPGQIYNSNRYMLLALL
                     QKPWIELIDRGPVVDDPTRLEQVLREACDASDLIVTTGGVSVGDEDHMPRLFSAIGGET
                     DVMKVAMKPGKPVMFGRRERALYVGLPGNPVSAYVTWQIIGSQMMARRAGLCHRPQVPV
                     QAVLAEPVQRRAGRQEYRPVQIDGTSPRGLPNVRLMAPSYSGRVALLAQADGLAIIPAE
                     IEDLPAGHSIELLRF"
     gene            complement(3903..5147)
                     /locus_tag="AL3_04052"
     CDS             complement(5140..5487)
                     /locus_tag="AL3_04051"
                     /inference="ab initio prediction:Prodigal:002006"
                     /codon_start=1
                     /transl_table=11
                     /product="hypothetical protein"
                     /translation="MNTWLTLSAPIPAKDTEGFERMAGLPTVTSTFGMNSDCARVSELC
                     GQPEQDLSSVKEGDDGTGRAAHGRHNVGTLPVVADPSSDLEKFNDGLPNLDPDEQPGFA
                     GHLIFSEIQNG"
     gene            complement(5140..5487)
                     /locus_tag="AL3_04051"
     CDS             complement(5814..7244)
                     /gene="araE"
                     /locus_tag="AL3_04050"
                     /EC_number="1.2.1.26"
                     /inference="ab initio prediction:Prodigal:002006"
                     /inference="similar to AA sequence:UniProtKB:Q1JUP4"
                     /codon_start=1
                     /transl_table=11
                     /product="Alpha-ketoglutaric semialdehyde dehydrogenase 1"
                     /translation="MYPELRLFIGGTWRKTGRDIPVVNPATEEELGRLPCASAKDLDDA
                     LQAAVEGFRLWRRTSPRERADTILRAAALMRQRQEEIAHSITLEHGKPLKQARLEVIRG
                     AEFFEWDAGEAMRTYGRIIPAAQGHKFAVHHQPVGVVAAFSPWNFPMSQPARKIAGALA
                     SGCSVILKAAEETPAGALHIAKAFEDAGLPAGVLNLVFGEPSEISGHLIPQDPVRLVAF
                     TGSTTVGRHLTTLAARHDTRVLMELGGHAPVIVCEDTDVQSAAVSGAVRKMRNAGQVCT
                     SPTRFFAHESIFDAYAAGFVERVKATVVGNGLDATVEMGPTANDRRVPALSELVEDAVA
                     QGATLATGGSRLGERGYFFEPTVLLNVPKAARIMREEPFGPVAVINPVASLDEAIALAN
                     SVPYGLAGYAFTNRADYIDRLIDEVEVGNLSINTLEASMPETPFGGVKSSGYGREGGTE
                     GLENYMTVKNVWHSARIC"
     gene            complement(5814..7244)
                     /locus_tag="AL3_04050"
                     /gene="araE"
     CDS             complement(7326..8291)
                     /gene="gbpR"
                     /locus_tag="AL3_04049"
                     /inference="ab initio prediction:Prodigal:002006"
                     /inference="similar to AA sequence:UniProtKB:P52661"
                     /codon_start=1
                     /transl_table=11
                     /product="HTH-type transcriptional regulator GbpR"
                     /translation="MVGRHSRIVDRALTRLKLRQLRLLVAVGAHGNIQNAARELGISQP
                     AATKMIQDLELDFEVKLFTRTNRGVVPTVFGETLIRHGKLIFAQVSNAAQELDDLNEGN
                     SGRVVVGTLLAASTSLLPAAIELLLEDRPNVAVKISEGTNEVLMPRLLSGEIDMVVGRL
                     PSHRHRDKIRQEKLFEDRILAIVGPQHPLAERDAVTFAQTKPFGWILPPQETTLRRQAD
                     HFFVGQQQYVPPVAIESVSYLTNRALLQSRDLIGLMPAEVVVQDIENNHLAQLTWEVPF
                     GQGPIGVSFRADDDLSPAGRAFKTALHRAAQSRQTRYPPI"
     gene            complement(7326..8291)
                     /locus_tag="AL3_04049"
                     /gene="gbpR"
     CDS             complement(8294..9067)
                     /gene="nadX"
                     /locus_tag="AL3_04048"
                     /EC_number="1.4.1.21"
                     /inference="ab initio prediction:Prodigal:002006"
                     /inference="similar to AA sequence:UniProtKB:Q9X1X6"
                     /codon_start=1
                     /transl_table=11
                     /product="L-aspartate dehydrogenase"
                     /db_xref="COG:COG1712"
                     /translation="MKIAVIGTGAIAQFVQRMLPEHGHELAAILVRPHRVDPKSPKSIG
                     SVDDLPAGIEIVLDCAGHEALAGLGPDILARGLDIISVSAGALADQQVSDRLDRAARKG
                     GARLHLASGAIGGLDCLSAAAVGPLKSVTYVGRKPPAGWKGSLAEHSLDLGNITAAETH
                     FQGSAREAALAYPKNANVAAAVALAGVGFDNTQVRLIADPTIHKNIHEVEAEGDFGTFQ
                     FRISGTALPDNPRSSALAAMSVLSKLDQLCKPIVL"
     gene            complement(8294..9067)
                     /locus_tag="AL3_04048"
                     /gene="nadX"
     CDS             9214..10167
                     /gene="dapA_4"
                     /locus_tag="AL3_04047"
                     /EC_number="4.3.3.7"
                     /inference="ab initio prediction:Prodigal:002006"
                     /inference="protein motif:HAMAP:MF_00418"
                     /codon_start=1
                     /transl_table=11
                     /product="4-hydroxy-tetrahydrodipicolinate synthase"
                     /translation="MKYSKHDAKAYAREHMTGIWAAALNPFNDDLSLDESGLRANIRHW
                     IDDLDIQGLFVAGKQGEFFSMSIEERKRNFEIAVDECAGKAGVIVSVSDQNMNTALDLA
                     HHAQNCGADYIVLHAPVLSFVQDRGEVLYQYYKRFCNELDIGIAMWSHPDSGYLMQPEE
                     CARIADLPNIVAIKYSVPREMYVKLTHMVGDRIHVSTSAEHEWLDNILELDWKLYLCSS
                     PPYQLQSKVDQRMNEYTRLAFAGKADEARRVFDSLNPVRDAMKRARPAGKPTAFGKYWQ
                     ELLGQVGGRVRPPMLELTEAEKAIIRKAFDECGLRV"
     gene            9214..10167
                     /locus_tag="AL3_04047"
                     /gene="dapA_4"
     CDS             10273..10815
                     /gene="nbaC"
                     /locus_tag="AL3_04046"
                     /EC_number="1.13.11.6"
                     /inference="ab initio prediction:Prodigal:002006"
                     /inference="similar to AA sequence:UniProtKB:Q1LCS4"
                     /codon_start=1
                     /transl_table=11
                     /product="3-hydroxyanthranilate 3,4-dioxygenase"
                     /translation="MSKLKAFNFKAWIDEHRHLLKPPVGNRQVWEDADLMVTVVGGPNK
                     RTDYHDDPVEEFFYQLEGDMVLKIYDGEEFYDVPIREGEVFLLPPHVRHSPQRPQEGSI
                     GLVIEPKRQTGELDAIEWYCFECGSLVHRAEMQLKSIVDDLPPVYQKFYASEQDRTCPN
                     CQAVHPGKEPPEGWVTL"
     gene            10273..10815
                     /locus_tag="AL3_04046"
                     /gene="nbaC"
     CDS             10839..11813
                     /gene="dctP_3"
                     /locus_tag="AL3_04045"
                     /inference="ab initio prediction:Prodigal:002006"
                     /inference="similar to AA sequence:UniProtKB:Q5LSJ5"
                     /codon_start=1
                     /transl_table=11
                     /product="Solute-binding protein"
                     /db_xref="COG:COG1638"
                     /translation="MRHFAKIAASAAALALASVAAHAEEFRLGLITPPPHIWTKAAEAF
                     GAELNEASGGAHSVSVFPARQLGNEAEMLQQLQTGALDMAFMTVAEVSNRAPELGAFYA
                     PYLADDIGHAGRILRSDTAKSMLEPLPGQVGVVGLGYGMAGLRQIVSRGEVSSAEDLSG
                     LKLRITPFTPILDFYNAVGAAPTPMPLPAVYDALANGQVDAIDMDAELIWVLKYYEHAD
                     TIVQSDHMMFPMVGLVSAKVWAGLSEEDRAMIAELMAKHVDSTIDAYVENDAKWLEQIE
                     GTGKAYKKVDASFFGDAIEEWNGIWSQKTSSLDALRQTAAETK"
     gene            10839..11813
                     /locus_tag="AL3_04045"
                     /gene="dctP_3"
     CDS             11877..12410
                     /locus_tag="AL3_04044"
                     /inference="ab initio prediction:Prodigal:002006"
                     /codon_start=1
                     /transl_table=11
                     /product="hypothetical protein"
                     /translation="MLYRLSAGLARVELWCAAFLAVCITILILLNVVTRTAGNALFWVD
                     ELAIYAMVWMTFLGASSALHHRSSVSISIVSDNVPERAKPLIRKGVDVVVFAFSFAMLW
                     FCWRWFLPLDIASSGFDVAAFQGQTFNFIYAEPTLTLGLPKYLFWLVIWLFAVGATLHS
                     TMHLLSAPGKGAQP"
     gene            11877..12410
                     /locus_tag="AL3_04044"
     CDS             12407..13666
                     /gene="siaM_2"
                     /locus_tag="AL3_04043"
                     /inference="ab initio prediction:Prodigal:002006"
                     /inference="similar to AA sequence:UniProtKB:Q9KR66"
                     /codon_start=1
                     /transl_table=11
                     /product="Sialic acid TRAP transporter large permease
                     protein SiaM"
                     /db_xref="COG:COG1593"
                     /translation="MSPIVFLATLLLSVPVAIVLAITAIWYIWESGNTVLYDSFAQKMF
                     GGLENYGLLAIPLFMLTGELMNEGGMTRRLVALARVFVGGFRGGLAYINLLANMFMAAI
                     IGSATAQIAVMSRAMVPAMEEEGYDKGFAAATTAAGGLLAPVIPPSMMFVIFGVLAQIP
                     IGDMFIAGILPGLILAGAFASVITLIGWWQNFPKGHWMTRAEAVQALISAAPALLIPMS
                     IIGGILFGIATPTESAAIASLIAFLVGWLVYGDLKPSNLAQMFKRTAANASMILFMIAA
                     ASVFGWVIIYEEIPQQLAGLITSVTSDPFVFLLIVNLALLLVGMVIDGIAAIILITPIL
                     LPIATGSYDISPYQFGIVACLNLVLGLLTPPVGIGLYIASSMSGTSPGSILKSLWPFLI
                     AVTLVLLLLSYYPSLSTLLI"
     gene            12407..13666
                     /locus_tag="AL3_04043"
                     /gene="siaM_2"
     CDS             13787..14335
                     /gene="resA"
                     /locus_tag="AL3_04042"
                     /inference="ab initio prediction:Prodigal:002006"
                     /inference="protein motif:HAMAP:MF_01319"
                     /codon_start=1
                     /transl_table=11
                     /product="Thiol-disulfide oxidoreductase ResA"
                     /translation="MLLDTPICDFGWKAPDFTLKDPNGQAFKMSDHLQNGLLIAFICNH
                     CPYVKTITDRLAQDTDLLMSKGIGVLAVMSNDYRDYAEDSPPNMLEFARQNGFNFPYLV
                     DEDQSVGKAYGAVCTPDFFGLNADGKLQYRGRLDNLGRGQTGKREPELVNAMLQIAETG
                     QGPQDQIPSMGCSIKWTRG"
     gene            13787..14335
                     /locus_tag="AL3_04042"
                     /gene="resA"
     CDS             14339..14716
                     /locus_tag="AL3_04041"
                     /inference="ab initio prediction:Prodigal:002006"
                     /codon_start=1
                     /transl_table=11
                     /product="hypothetical protein"
                     /translation="MEITSLDHVNLRTTRLDEMIDWYCNLLGMRVGPRPPFPFPGAWLY
                     VEENAFVHLVGVEAEATGSDADLKLEHFAFSATGLDRFEAHLKTNGVSYRRVELTAIDT
                     VQLNVWDPDGNHIHIDFRTDE"
     gene            14339..14716
                     /locus_tag="AL3_04041"
     CDS             14908..18228
                     /locus_tag="AL3_04040"
                     /inference="ab initio prediction:Prodigal:002006"
                     /codon_start=1
                     /transl_table=11
                     /product="hypothetical protein"
                     /translation="MADIDEWLIRNGLSKYVDAFSRHEVELGDLPELSDDDLVTIGLPL
                     GPRRRFLKAIRDETGQPAGSHRAHQEPNIIAERRQLTVMFIDLVGSTAISQKLDPEDLA
                     EVLRLFKETCAAAVAAFDGHIASYYGDGIMVFFGFPHAHEDDPERAIHAGLRIVREIPE
                     LRTHAHLEVRIGIATGLVVVGDLRGEKMFEDGTAMGETPNLAARLQSMADPGTMIVAPT
                     TRELAGDAFEYVRRGTFQLKGFAKEVEAWQVTGTRQTLSRFLAADDARMSSLVGRAQEH
                     ETLQSKWKLARQGQGQVVLVSGEAGIGKSRLIEELRRTIPDAKQRQLRFQCSPFHDASA
                     LYPIIRQLENAAELRAGDSTDNKLNKIHGVLGDPSEGSLKLAAALLSVPFEDRLGPLDL
                     TPEQIMKQTLDMLVNHVIGMAQETPTLLLFEDAHWIDPTTKTLLDQLVTRIEDARLLMV
                     MSYRTGFDPGWPQSRNLMHVALQQLDFAQVKEIVNDVAKGKTVPDEVHHLIAARSNGVP
                     LFVEEVTKDLLESDLLTERADAYTIDRSTPSATVPKTLHDALMARLDRLSSAKEVAQIG
                     AVIGPQFSYPMIASVSRFDERALRSGLDLLVDAGIVFVSDSEPEETFSYRHALIRDTAY
                     NSLLKRERRTLHARVVQALNSASLHENSAGPEILAHHYTMADMPDEAIEHWYLAGQRAV
                     ERSAGIEAATQLGRALALLEQQEDSVDRDRMETKIQTLRAGVLRSTAGIAADETGAVYA
                     RIRDLCNRLGETEQLFPVLNGLYAYHLVRGEYDLAKDVAAQLLDLSKLTDETHHIMIAH
                     RAMGAVLLHIGQQDAAYAHLRQALHLYDPQQHSRLAYVYGTDHAAITSCFLSMTVWLRG
                     EPDRALEIQHQAISAAQKLNHAHSLAQTLTYLCMLHLLRREPEQVYDVAARLEELATKH
                     TFPFMTLTANVWRCWADAQIKPGPETIRAMRDASEAWWASGAGNYKPVFLTALAEASLK
                     ANDPKAAQRLLDEAREQQVLTNEAWAQPETDRIQALVRSMGTAADDLFTEALETARKQQ
                     ARMFELRTAVDYVQTCDRFGCTPASPPDLGKILAMIVGGAQTRDVARALSLLNQSKVS"
     gene            14908..18228
                     /locus_tag="AL3_04040"
     CDS             complement(18314..19345)
                     /gene="cuyA_2"
                     /locus_tag="AL3_04039"
                     /EC_number="4.4.1.25"
                     /inference="ab initio prediction:Prodigal:002006"
                     /inference="similar to AA sequence:UniProtKB:A3SQG3"
                     /codon_start=1
                     /transl_table=11
                     /product="L-cysteate sulfo-lyase"
                     /db_xref="COG:COG2515"
                     /translation="MKMKGTWSMIDAALSNYPRARLMTSVTPVERLERLSDQLGLDLWI
                     KRDDLTGLSFGGNKTRQLEFYMGEALRQRADTILITGAVQSNFVRTAAVAAAKLGMSSV
                     LQLEDRVTNMGEYYHRSGNVLLAQLLGAEHIGYPRGEDEAGADGALHERAEDLVAMGRK
                     PYVIHLGIDHPPLGALGYVAGAAELHTQISDFDAAVVPSGSGATHGGFLAGLRLVGQSA
                     PVYGICVRRDQNQQHARLQKVLRRLATMMGFDPALVMEDICTWDGALAPGYGRVGRATR
                     EALTLMARSEGIFLDPVYSAKTFAGLLGLLEQGIIKKGQKVVLLHTGGQPALFGYQDEL
                     QPS"
     gene            complement(18314..19345)
                     /locus_tag="AL3_04039"
                     /gene="cuyA_2"
     CDS             complement(19527..20219)
                     /gene="fixK_2"
                     /locus_tag="AL3_04038"
                     /inference="ab initio prediction:Prodigal:002006"
                     /inference="similar to AA sequence:UniProtKB:P26488"
                     /codon_start=1
                     /transl_table=11
                     /product="Nitrogen fixation regulation protein FixK"
                     /db_xref="COG:COG0664"
                     /translation="MSHEAQKAIARQSLLLRSLPDQHVDTLLRQAIWRQYDRGETIFLQ
                     EEEAKAVHVVLAGWVKLFRISPTGAEAVVSVFTRGESFGEAVALRNVPYPVSAEAVSAC
                     EVMHIPSPVLLSLMKEDPEIGVSILAATFTHLHALVAQLEQLKAQTGAQRVAEFLLNLC
                     DRESGHCEVELPYDKMLIAGRLGMKPESLSRAFSRLKPVGVKINRNHADIADMDDLRNY
                     AESDTSER"
     gene            complement(19527..20219)
                     /locus_tag="AL3_04038"
                     /gene="fixK_2"
     CDS             20407..21630
                     /gene="hemA_3"
                     /locus_tag="AL3_04037"
                     /EC_number="2.3.1.37"
                     /inference="ab initio prediction:Prodigal:002006"
                     /inference="similar to AA sequence:UniProtKB:P18079"
                     /codon_start=1
                     /transl_table=11
                     /product="5-aminolevulinate synthase"
                     /db_xref="COG:COG0156"
                     /translation="MDFERFFSQSLDALKDEGNYRVFIDLQRRCGAFPNARQTDGSIQR
                     DVRIWCSNDYLGMGQHPAVINAMHDALERCGAGAGGTRNISGTTHDHVLLEAELADLHG
                     KEAALLFTSGYVSNWAALGTLAAKIPGLIVFSDALNHASMIEGIRHSRAQKVIWKHNDL
                     ADLEAKLAAADPDAPKMIAFESVYSMDGDIAPIKEICDLAEKYGAMTYLDEVHAVGLYG
                     PRGGGIAEREGLMDRLTVIEGTLGKAFGVVGGYIAASAALCDFVRSFASGFIFTTALPP
                     SIAAGAAASIRHLKQSSAERDLQKARVDQVRARLDAEGIPHLPNPSHIIPVMVGDPLKC
                     KFISDTLLEEFGIYIQPINYPTVPKGTERLRITPSPVHTDEDIDHLVGALSALWQRCQI
                     ARIPLAAQ"
     gene            20407..21630
                     /locus_tag="AL3_04037"
                     /gene="hemA_3"
     CDS             complement(21686..21973)
                     /locus_tag="AL3_04036"
                     /inference="ab initio prediction:Prodigal:002006"
                     /codon_start=1
                     /transl_table=11
                     /product="hypothetical protein"
                     /translation="MAQPSSLTNSSRQRSPNSLTQAWLGLLALSVGSALLTLIGAPTAI
                     IAGGILLLALIKARVILKHYLDLENSQSWLRGFTMVLTGFSVVIFALYLI"
     gene            complement(21686..21973)
                     /locus_tag="AL3_04036"
     CDS             complement(21978..22526)
                     /gene="ctaE_2"
                     /locus_tag="AL3_04035"
                     /EC_number="1.9.3.1"
                     /inference="ab initio prediction:Prodigal:002006"
                     /inference="similar to AA sequence:UniProtKB:Q9AEL8"
                     /codon_start=1
                     /transl_table=11
                     /product="Cytochrome c oxidase subunit 3"
                     /db_xref="COG:COG1845"
                     /translation="MSDAPLINELPGEFLMWVLIISELLVFGAGMIAFMGVRLTDPAGF
                     AEAQSHLHRTGAALNTAVLVTSGYLAAQALHWRRSMQRLRARLALIFAALLGVVFLIIK
                     GTEYADKASQGIGYETHPFFLFYYMLTGFHAAHVLAGVGILLLVSWRDDPSNVEAGAQF
                     WHMVDLVWIMLFPVIYLLG"
     gene            complement(21978..22526)
                     /locus_tag="AL3_04035"
                     /gene="ctaE_2"
     CDS             complement(22523..24445)
                     /locus_tag="AL3_04034"
                     /inference="ab initio prediction:Prodigal:002006"
                     /codon_start=1
                     /transl_table=11
                     /product="hypothetical protein"
                     /translation="MVRIDFEPWEPEETIGKLWHTLASRLDAPQVHVGAAVDLSEVAGR
                     LAVLFRGLGGSPGVELRPVSPEVSRHRLSWRRKLATEVELMPRASFDGEILRLPDRLAV
                     FPAREANGALYVWLAAAAAHAGTRIDEEDPLRADLRALIAARHMVEATLDDAPGLRPLY
                     TELCKGVLYQRDIPSLPPAEAAVEELIRHMLGDPKPLSDQAEHLLALDDDLIAPRGYQP
                     LRPVPLWPELRAVGFSEHNEVENPDTEGPPEESGEKTHRARRRKSDQAERSDSFILHKF
                     EAILSWAEFLNINRRIDDDDPDNAKKAADDQEEIGLGQISKAPPTRLKLHLDLAPEDVN
                     RERLSGRILYPEWDVRTGQYLPDHVNVLLSDADIRDDAAEFGKDPATARRIRAVKRQFE
                     ALRPGRVMTRGHLDGDQLDMEAAVRAQVDRCANGEGTERVWMQSRPEARDLAVSILLDV
                     SRSTESAVTGRAVIDIEREALAALAWGLNACGDDFAIHAFSSLKRQRVYVQRCKRFDEP
                     MGTKVEQRIASLRPGHYTRLGAAIRHCSADLASQSRKRRLLLVITDGKPNDLDHYEGRH
                     GIEDTCMAIREARRAGQSVFGVTIDKTGKSWFPRMFGQGGFAVIPDPHRLTMALPQIYR
                     QLVGG"
     gene            complement(22523..24445)
                     /locus_tag="AL3_04034"
     CDS             complement(24454..25263)
                     /gene="nirQ"
                     /locus_tag="AL3_04033"
                     /inference="ab initio prediction:Prodigal:002006"
                     /inference="similar to AA sequence:UniProtKB:Q02441"
                     /codon_start=1
                     /transl_table=11
                     /product="Denitrification regulatory protein NirQ"
                     /db_xref="COG:COG0714"
                     /translation="MDGSMNLKEGAANAPFYLPQGDECDVFNAAYKNDLPVLLKGPTGC
                     GKTRFVAHMAAKLGRPLYTVACHDDLAAADLIGRYLLKGGETVWVDGPLTRAVREGAIC
                     YLDEVVEARKDVTVVLHPLTDDRRILPIDRTGEELEAAPGFMLVASYNPGYQNILKTLK
                     PSTRQRFISLEFDFPSPQMEAEVVAQESGLPLERCKPLVRLAGKLRGLKGQDLEEGVST
                     RLVVYAATLIAQGMSTDRAILAAMIEPLTDDEDIKRGLLDLVTAVFG"
     gene            complement(24454..25263)
                     /locus_tag="AL3_04033"
                     /gene="nirQ"
     CDS             complement(25269..26636)
                     /gene="norB"
                     /locus_tag="AL3_04032"
                     /EC_number="1.7.2.5"
                     /inference="ab initio prediction:Prodigal:002006"
                     /inference="similar to AA sequence:UniProtKB:P98008"
                     /codon_start=1
                     /transl_table=11
                     /product="Nitric oxide reductase subunit B"
                     /translation="MKYESQKIAYAYFAVAMALFAIQVIGGLLAGFIYVFPNFLSELLP
                     FNIVRMLHTNSLIVWLILGFFGAAYFLIPEEAEREIHSPKLAYLQLIILVVGTLGVVVT
                     YVFNLFEGNWLLGKEGREFLEQPKWVKAGIVVAALIFLYNVSMTVLKGKKTAITNILLL
                     GLWGLALLFLFAFYNPGNLSLDKQYWWYVVHLWVEGVWELIMASILAYLMLKLTGVDRE
                     VVEKWLYVIVAAALFSGILGTGHHYYWIGTPAYWQWIGSIFSSLEVIPFFAMMAFAFVM
                     VWKGRRDHPNKAALLWSLGCATLAFFGAGVWGFLHTLHGVNYYTHGTQITAAHGHLAFY
                     GAYVCLNLAIFSYAMPILKNRDPYNQVLNMGSFWLMTSGMVFMTFVLTFGGTVQTHMQR
                     VVGDYFMDVQDQIAIFYWMRLGSGLVVVLGALLFIYSIWVPRKEVIEPGAAETPAE"
     gene            complement(25269..26636)
                     /locus_tag="AL3_04032"
                     /gene="norB"
     CDS             complement(26653..27102)
                     /gene="norC"
                     /locus_tag="AL3_04031"
                     /inference="ab initio prediction:Prodigal:002006"
                     /inference="similar to AA sequence:UniProtKB:Q52527"
                     /codon_start=1
                     /transl_table=11
                     /product="Nitric oxide reductase subunit C"
                     /db_xref="COG:COG2010"
                     /translation="MRDVMTKSMARNIFYGGSLFFILIFLALSAHSHWYIVNSENAAKL
                     DDSVVRGKHVWEKHACVNCHSILGEGAYFAPEVGNVMTRWGVLDDPESAFESLKGWMEA
                     QPTGIPGRRQMPNFNLSDEELRDLTNFLIWTDNIDAQGWPPNEAG"
     gene            complement(26653..27102)
                     /locus_tag="AL3_04031"
                     /gene="norC"
     CDS             27428..28540
                     /locus_tag="AL3_04030"
                     /inference="ab initio prediction:Prodigal:002006"
                     /codon_start=1
                     /transl_table=11
                     /product="hypothetical protein"
                     /translation="MANYSYIGYAPGVITVDFNFGPDFITLDPNYDPATDRRVFDVTDA
                     AGGTILNGANPLPDTGTVFNGDRFNNENGDDATQTGVVTNLDGSTTFANGDIYLEESYS
                     LTNPSGGTIDVFRVEVEGTLVGYITSEPLVPGLTYTFQVSNVTPTNAPDTTDPTTIVDV
                     PCFVAGTRIMTPTGPTPIEDLKVGDVVLTADNGPQHIRWIGTRHLDQAALRARPRLKPI
                     RIEAGSLGDQLPERDLFVSPQHRMLVRSPIAVRMFDAEEVLVPAHILVGVPGISFADDT
                     RAVTYVHLLFDRHEIIYAEGAPSESLLTGAQALSSVHPDARAEILELFPELDQCNYVPL
                     AARRIPEKGKRARALVHRHIKNARPLIAER"
     gene            27428..28540
                     /locus_tag="AL3_04030"
     CDS             complement(28559..29755)
                     /locus_tag="AL3_04029"
                     /inference="ab initio prediction:Prodigal:002006"
                     /codon_start=1
                     /transl_table=11
                     /product="hypothetical protein"
                     /translation="MTAVIARVFSEGFRVFFLSAGLYGMFAGVAWGVWLASLDGLMPYM
                     DQSYAMPPVMWHAHEMIFGYATAALGGFFLTAVPNWTGAPEARARFITLVALIWMAGRL
                     AVWFSGVLPPLFVAVVDLSFVPILALKIASQLVRRPKPQNMVFLYLLVLMLASNVMVHL
                     EWMGVTVDTLNTGIRAGLLTLCSMIAILGGRITPAFTRNAMKRAGQPEASWPVTVAWLD
                     RATMILALLLPLLVLALDVGPVAGAVALVMGFVQLLRMARWRTGWALRQPILIALHLGL
                     GMLALGLVLWGMAAIGMGNEIGALHVLGIGCVGGMTLAVMSRAALGHSGRPLVAPKPMA
                     IAYGLMAVAALVRWLGSDMAGGYIAAMLTADGFWIAAMGLYLFAMWPALTGPRAVQQS"
     gene            complement(28559..29755)
                     /locus_tag="AL3_04029"
     CDS             30001..31677
                     /gene="nirS_2"
                     /locus_tag="AL3_04028"
                     /EC_number="1.7.2.1"
                     /inference="ab initio prediction:Prodigal:002006"
                     /inference="similar to AA sequence:UniProtKB:P24040"
                     /codon_start=1
                     /transl_table=11
                     /product="Nitrite reductase"
                     /translation="MSLGISYNKPGRAFGVGLAMLLGSVAAPTFAEEPTLSEEAFESSK
                     QLYFEQCAGCHGVLRKGATGKNLEPHWKKTAADGTVTEGGTLQLGQERLEKIIAWGTEG
                     GMNNFSDIMTEQEIKDMATYIMMEPPKPPEMSLEQMMATRKVYVEEEDYPTEPLHGRNW
                     ENFFVVIERDVGKVAVIDGDTKEVLTHIPTGYAVHVLKASEHHSLEEPEQPGRFWYTMG
                     RDGKMTKIDLWQTPDKMLVSEVKIAYDARDVAVSGDGKYVIGGGYWPPHFAIVDAQTME
                     PVKVVSTRGVNVDGEYVEEARVAAIYTTPNEPTWIVAVKELGQLWQVDYTDLDNLRIDK
                     IDSAKFLHDGFFDPTGRYFQIAANASNKMVVVDTETHKLEAMIDTAALPHPGPGANWVD
                     PNCGPVAGTTHLGVGTVTVWGNDPENRPDDAWKICYEVETDGPGLFVRTHPNSDYIWAD
                     QTKHPEPEIQQSVQVISKETGEIVKTIQITEDEGSAAVHFEFNADGTEVWVSKWNLSDS
                     KEPNGQIVIFDAKTLEEIGRIEGLYAPTGKFNVYNRSNHVT"
     gene            30001..31677
                     /locus_tag="AL3_04028"
                     /gene="nirS_2"
     CDS             31802..33586
                     /locus_tag="AL3_04027"
                     /inference="ab initio prediction:Prodigal:002006"
                     /codon_start=1
                     /transl_table=11
                     /product="hypothetical protein"
                     /translation="MTSEPEKKKPIWRRYFLWGMPVAGIAGAFAAGIIFWGGFNTAMEA
                     TNTKEFCISCHEMRDFVYEEYTGTIHDVNRSGVGAVCSDCHVPKDWTHKMIRKIKASKE
                     LYGKMVGTINTREKFEAKRVHLAMNEWERMKATDSRECRNCHDFESMMPEFQKPRARQQ
                     HLNAMTVGQTCIDCHKGIAHSDARERADEEYLEKLEAPNPDFIRPIPPEYLASLEKIEA
                     KEAAEAEAEKAAKKAQQEAVQAQIAAAVDAALDEERAKTSGEDAAAPSGGASDVGSNID
                     WNAVAAADLKLFYPGQASFEWVQNGKFHGGARPLTKGGDQCTTCHAKELDTIGNKIVAG
                     GDLEPTPIPGKRGVIDATVQAAHDDENLYIRLQWPDAGHNPAPFVDGGKMDPDNQIKVA
                     MMITGTGIELGDQVGCWASCHADNTYMPFAPEVDAIASNADVAGRLNATDTVTKYISES
                     RTDVEIKGRRGKTLGGWDKLKAEEQIEQYLADGTYLDLMRVYADGSATNGYLLEQRVVN
                     DGEIAASAELSGGMWTVVFTRPLNSGAPGDVPLEAGKTYTVGFAIHDDFTAARFHHVTL
                     NTSLALDDDSAFINVVKQ"
     gene            31802..33586
                     /locus_tag="AL3_04027"
     CDS             33642..34043
                     /gene="petE"
                     /locus_tag="AL3_04026"
                     /inference="ab initio prediction:Prodigal:002006"
                     /inference="protein motif:HAMAP:MF_00566"
                     /codon_start=1
                     /transl_table=11
                     /product="Plastocyanin"
                     /translation="MKPLRLLPALLLLAAPAWADETAEICAEAEERYVELFGQPSSAVE
                     DAEVVLMYKYNFCPSELTVKAGTTVRWVNVDKRTSHSVLLKDGSQPESDRLFPEESVEL
                     TFLTPGPQDYLCGPHWETQNMIGMITVEP"
     gene            33642..34043
                     /locus_tag="AL3_04026"
                     /gene="petE"
     CDS             34242..35003
                     /gene="sumT_3"
                     /locus_tag="AL3_04025"
                     /EC_number="2.1.1.107"
                     /inference="ab initio prediction:Prodigal:002006"
                     /inference="similar to AA sequence:UniProtKB:O34744"
                     /codon_start=1
                     /transl_table=11
                     /product="Uroporphyrinogen-III C-methyltransferase"
                     /db_xref="COG:COG0007"
                     /translation="MSGKVFLIGAGPGDPELMTLRALRMLQEADVVVYDRLVSADILNL
                     HAEGARLIPVGKAPKCHTVPQDRINEILLEEASAGHTVARLKGGDPMIFGRGSEEAAYL
                     MARGVAVQYAPGITAAQGASCSTGVPLTHRGLATSVQYVTGHRQADKVLDLDWKRLADP
                     DSTLVVYMGVANIGQIAMGLMTENLPGSTPVLAVGKATTPDERRLVSRLDQLATDVRAA
                     DLKAPTLFIIGKVVSLYAERPVAELLEQAHG"
     gene            34242..35003
                     /locus_tag="AL3_04025"
                     /gene="sumT_3"
     CDS             34957..35379
                     /locus_tag="AL3_04024"
                     /inference="ab initio prediction:Prodigal:002006"
                     /codon_start=1
                     /transl_table=11
                     /product="hypothetical protein"
                     /translation="MPNGLWPSFWNRPMAKLGRRDQGIVQTCTDRSPGRSGWAARTCLT
                     IAVLAATSAFAADVIDPDTLKRLVHQDCGSCHGLSLKGGLGPDLRSETLEHYDADVLTS
                     VILDGIPDTAMPPWRPLISEEEAEWIARYLLEQEAQ"
     gene            34957..35379
                     /locus_tag="AL3_04024"
     CDS             35376..36521
                     /locus_tag="AL3_04023"
                     /inference="ab initio prediction:Prodigal:002006"
                     /codon_start=1
                     /transl_table=11
                     /product="hypothetical protein"
                     /translation="MKHFILGLAATLMITTAQAEPTATGDLGLVIERAKGSVLLVDQSD
                     RAALARIEGLGDLSHASLVYSPDERFAYVFGRDGGLTKIDIVTRHIVNRVVQAGNAIGG
                     AISDDGKLVAVSNYEPGGVRVFNADTLEMVADIPTDSKTIGLVDAPGRRFVFTMWDTGE
                     TWIADFAKGTPEITKIPDMGKNPYDALITANGRTYITGLFGEDGLTALDLWAETPEPIR
                     VLPDYGRGQEEMPVYKMPHLEGWALTGREFVLPAVGHHEVLWIDADTLTETGRTKTHGQ
                     PVFAMARPDGRQVWVNFAHPLNDTIQVIDSVSKQIIHEFKPGPAVLHMEFTPRGHEVWI
                     SVRDANKVMVYDTHSFEKLREIDADSPSGIFFTARAHRTGL"
     gene            35376..36521
                     /locus_tag="AL3_04023"
     CDS             36525..37514
                     /locus_tag="AL3_04022"
                     /inference="ab initio prediction:Prodigal:002006"
                     /codon_start=1
                     /transl_table=11
                     /product="hypothetical protein"
                     /translation="MRHITDPIDRRLLDEFQRDFPITERPFQMLGNALGLDEAEVIHRL
                     SRMRATGRITRVGATITPGAVTASTLAAVAAPEDRLEEVAALIDAEPGVNHNYQREDAW
                     NLWFVATGPDRTHVNDTLARISRSTGLQVLDLRLVRPFNVDLGFRMTGGVKNVPTARKV
                     DASVMREGDRCLLQSLSSGLSLVSEPYAALARSLKRDVTDVMERVEALHAAGIISRLGV
                     IVRHRALGWSANAMVVWDLPAEQIETAGPALAAFPGVTLCYERNPVPDVWPYRLYSMIH
                     ARTRNEALDVLAGAIALPELAGARNKVLFSTRCFKQTGALIQAKEVAA"
     gene            36525..37514
                     /locus_tag="AL3_04022"
     CDS             37511..37960
                     /locus_tag="AL3_04021"
                     /inference="ab initio prediction:Prodigal:002006"
                     /codon_start=1
                     /transl_table=11
                     /product="hypothetical protein"
                     /translation="MTLDQTDRAILNRMQEDLPLTSRPYATVATELGLSEAELLSRLSR
                     MKNDRVITRFGPFFDAAAMGGAFCLCAMAVPDEEFETVLTKVNAHPEVAHNYERTHRLN
                     MWFVLATETPEGIEATADAIERETGIRVLRFPKLQEFFIGFRVAA"
     gene            37511..37960
                     /locus_tag="AL3_04021"
     CDS             37957..38439
                     /locus_tag="AL3_04020"
                     /inference="ab initio prediction:Prodigal:002006"
                     /codon_start=1
                     /transl_table=11
                     /product="hypothetical protein"
                     /translation="MIDATDRQIIESLQGGLPLVVAPYAQVAADLGLSEATLLDRLAAL
                     KARGVIRRIAAAPNHYKLGMTSNGMTVWDVQDDLITELGAHIGALPFVTHCYERPRALP
                     DWPYNLFAMVHGSSRDEVEDKRGQIAAILGSACCGSDILYSTRILKKTGLRLKQKG"
     gene            37957..38439
                     /locus_tag="AL3_04020"
     CDS             38443..39657
                     /gene="pqqE_2"
                     /locus_tag="AL3_04019"
                     /EC_number="1.21.98.4"
                     /inference="ab initio prediction:Prodigal:002006"
                     /inference="similar to AA sequence:UniProtKB:P71517"
                     /codon_start=1
                     /transl_table=11
                     /product="PqqA peptide cyclase"
                     /db_xref="COG:COG0535"
                     /translation="MFRLTEYMHQLVKPTPVRKRRPGPVKPVVIWNLTRRCNLRCRHCY
                     TVSADVAFPGELSHEQAMVTLEDLGQFRVPALILSGGEPLDRFDFFDIAKRARDLVPML
                     ALSTNGTRIYDETADMIADVGFNYVGISLDGIGATNDWFRGVEGAFADALRGVRECKKR
                     GIKVGLRFCLTEGTQHHLPDLLSLCDDEGVDKFYLSHLVYAGRGDKNRGEDAAHQRTRK
                     GLDLLLERAWEAASGGRPLDIVTGNNDADAGYFLNWIRTHFDAEKAAHVRAHLAAWGGN
                     SSGLGVANIDNLGRVHPDTYWSDYTVGNVKTKSFSELWTGDDPMLAMLRTRPRPLKGRC
                     GACELKDVCGGNTRIRALQLTGDPWAEDPACYLSNQEIGVDDAGERLQVTPFRGKSHDP
                     AHQFF"
     gene            38443..39657
                     /locus_tag="AL3_04019"
                     /gene="pqqE_2"
     CDS             39632..41185
                     /gene="nirS_1"
                     /locus_tag="AL3_04018"
                     /EC_number="1.7.2.1"
                     /inference="ab initio prediction:Prodigal:002006"
                     /inference="similar to AA sequence:UniProtKB:P24474"
                     /codon_start=1
                     /transl_table=11
                     /product="Nitrite reductase"
                     /db_xref="COG:COG2010"
                     /translation="MIRRISSFKTLTFGTLCSVLLAGTAWADAQSDYAEHCASCHGENR
                     LGGVGPALIPETLKRMRGPRVAAVIAEGRAATQMPAFSHELDALQIEELAGWLKSPLES
                     DPEWGEAQILASRTLDEEYVPVDAPVWDSDPMNITLVVETGDHHVSVLDGDTFEVLDRF
                     ETPFAVHGGPKFSPDGRYVFIMSRDGWVQKYDIWALKQVGRVRAGLNSRNIAMSGDGKW
                     VAVANYLPNSLTVLSTEDLSVAKVIEVKSKKGLPSRVSAVYQAPPRESFVLALKDVPEI
                     WEVFYGANPPQSGLGHDFRIEGQFKNPDPFPVRKITTADYLDDFFFDQSYEYVMGASRD
                     GKGGQVIDLVIGHKVADLDLPGMPHLGSGITWKHGDTTVMATPHLTDGAVSVIDMESWE
                     TVKRIKTEGPGFFMRSHENSPYVWADVFFGPNKDAMHVIDKQSLEIVKTLRPAPGKTVA
                     HVEFTRDGSHALVSIWEDDGAVIVYDAQTLEEIRRLPMRKPSGKYNVWNKITFSEGTSH
                     "
     gene            39632..41185
                     /locus_tag="AL3_04018"
                     /gene="nirS_1"
     CDS             41142..41405
                     /locus_tag="AL3_04017"
                     /inference="ab initio prediction:Prodigal:002006"
                     /codon_start=1
                     /transl_table=11
                     /product="hypothetical protein"
                     /translation="MSGTRSPSRKEPATEGKWPVWKLAILLYPATALTVAINLFLLGLI
                     LHSVGFGAIEPVPAILWSIPLGIPAAWLAGRWLRGLMDEADG"
     gene            41142..41405
                     /locus_tag="AL3_04017"
     CDS             41495..41959
                     /locus_tag="AL3_04016"
                     /inference="ab initio prediction:Prodigal:002006"
                     /codon_start=1
                     /transl_table=11
                     /product="hypothetical protein"
                     /translation="MPTVRPPHSLFDRVSRAVCGLVGIFLLLLQMLGPVLASPGDSMWI
                     EICSEAGAVWVEVDLEEGTDDPTAPCPKCADCALCAVTTAAPLPDLPLLMQSENVRTVP
                     AAIGDLCILYNSRRLWPETRGPPFATQEESERALRASVASTLATGGAPWS"
     gene            41495..41959
                     /locus_tag="AL3_04016"
     CDS             41950..44127
                     /locus_tag="AL3_04015"
                     /inference="ab initio prediction:Prodigal:002006"
                     /codon_start=1
                     /transl_table=11
                     /product="hypothetical protein"
                     /translation="MVVSRAIHFLLAFTLSCLMAISAHADSLASFLPDIEPADLAPGAD
                     AFGPVRDDVKVAPVLKGGEIIAWAFLTSDFVGTTGYSGKPIHVVAAIDNDAVLTGVQLV
                     KHSEPIVLIGIPNSRMVELTEGYAGLDLKVEAETGGEGHDLDIISGATVTIMVIDDSLV
                     RGGIKVARALGLGGLSPLQADGPKREVDMAQNAVHDWSTLSGDGSIRRLTLDVGQVNAA
                     FEATGDQRAIKRPEPGEPDDTFIDMHMALVSVPSIGKSLLGDAEYQNLVNWLDEGEQAI
                     LVLGRGAYSFKGSGYVRGGIFDRIQLIQGDISVRFFDKQQVRLGKVAAPDAPSFTELDI
                     FKIPADAEFDPTEPFRLQLLVQRAVGAVEKTFLTFDLGYKLPDRYLLPVAASKVVEDAT
                     GEAAAKAALWQRIWKDRTVEIAVLGVMLLVLTATFFFQFHATMNARVFYWFRIGYLTMT
                     LFFIGWYANAQLSVVNLMALAGSLRTGFSWDAFLLDPLVFIQWFAVAAALLFWGRGAYC
                     GWLCPFGALQELTNKIARAFKVPQWTLPWGLNERLWPAKYMIFLGLFGLSFVSIPLAEK
                     YAEVEPFKTAIILKFMRDWPFVVFALALLGIGLFIERFYCRYLCPLGGALAIPARIRMF
                     DWLRRYKDCGTPCQTCANECPVQAIHPTGEINPNECVTCLHCQVLYQSEDKCPVVIRQL
                     KRRAKTGSVQMKTPLGQPPANHPNAKPQSVS"
     gene            41950..44127
                     /locus_tag="AL3_04015"
     CDS             44142..46049
                     /gene="nosZ"
                     /locus_tag="AL3_04014"
                     /EC_number="1.7.2.4"
                     /inference="ab initio prediction:Prodigal:002006"
                     /inference="similar to AA sequence:UniProtKB:P94127"
                     /codon_start=1
                     /transl_table=11
                     /product="Nitrous-oxide reductase"
                     /translation="MSEHDNKLTVTRRGMLGATATGAVLAGTGLGSTLMTAKQASAAAN
                     ANLEPGELDEYYGFWSSGQTGELRILGFPSMRELMRVPVFNRCSATGWGQTNESLKIMT
                     EGLLPETKEFLAKRGMKTYDNGDLHHPHMSFTDGTYDGRYLFMNDKANTRVARVRCDVM
                     KCDKITEIPNAKAIHGLRPQKFPRTGYVFANGEDETPLVNDGSVLDDPSQYVNIFTALD
                     GDTMEVAWQVIVSGNLDNTDCDYQGKYAFSTSYNSEMGMNLAEMTENELDHVVVFNIAE
                     IEKGIEAGDYQELKGVKVLDGRKGQNKKYTRYIPIPNSPHGINTAPDGKHVCINGKLSP
                     TVSIMDVTKLDALFESDADPRSCIVGEPQLGLGPLHTAYDGQGNAFTTLFLDSQIVKWN
                     IDKAIRAYNGEDVDPIISKVDVHYQPGHNSTSMGETKDADGKWLISMNKFSKDRFLNVG
                     PLKPENEQLIDISSDEMKVVHDGPTFAEPHDSIIVRSDIVNPVNVWDRNDVTWEDARKQ
                     AEADGIDLEEGAEEPIRDGNKVRVYMTSQAPTFSLEKFTVKQGDEVTVYITNLDDVDDV
                     THGFCLGNYGIAMEVAPMATASVTFTADRPGVHWFYCQWFCHALHMEMRGRMLVEPQGA
                     "
     gene            44142..46049
                     /locus_tag="AL3_04014"
                     /gene="nosZ"
     CDS             46053..47309
                     /gene="nosD"
                     /locus_tag="AL3_04013"
                     /inference="ab initio prediction:Prodigal:002006"
                     /inference="similar to AA sequence:UniProtKB:P19843"
                     /codon_start=1
                     /transl_table=11
                     /product="putative ABC transporter binding protein NosD"
                     /translation="MRWPLLIPLLLGSPLWAADWDVPNRAGAINEILAQAADGDTLRLS
                     PGFYAEHLVLDRPVTIDGLGQATIDGQGTGSVITVTGPGVTVRGLTVIGSGSSHDGIDS
                     GIQLTKTARAPVIEGNVLLGNLYGIDIHGAKDSIVRGNRIEGRQDQRMNDRGNGVYVWN
                     APGARVEDNDIRYGRDGIFVNSSKKNTFTGNLFRDLRFAVHYMYADNSVVSDNVSIGND
                     LGYAVMFTTNVKVADNVSIGDREHGVMLNYANKSQITGNVVIGAKEKCTFLYNSNKNEF
                     TYNWFQGCGIGIHFTAGSERNRIVGNSFIGNRTQVKYVSTKWVEWSEDGRGNYWSDFAA
                     YDVDGNGIADAPYRPNDSMDHVLWTQPAAKLLLGSPAVQLVRWSQSAFPALLPGGVMDS
                     NPLMQAPEPPAMKKVPHDG"
     gene            46053..47309
                     /locus_tag="AL3_04013"
                     /gene="nosD"
     CDS             47299..48192
                     /gene="nosF"
                     /locus_tag="AL3_04012"
                     /inference="ab initio prediction:Prodigal:002006"
                     /inference="similar to AA sequence:UniProtKB:P19844"
                     /codon_start=1
                     /transl_table=11
                     /product="putative ABC transporter ATP-binding protein
                     NosF"
                     /db_xref="COG:COG1131"
                     /translation="MTDKALSIDHVLKDRGKTRVLDDITLSLAPGQRVALLGHNGAGKS
                     TLIKSILGLTPIHGGAIRIGDATPGSAQARRETAYLPEAVSFHPALTGREQLTLFAQLS
                     GAKADVSGLLNRVGLSDALDRRIGTYSKGMRQRLGLAQVLLGQPKVALLDEPTSGLDPI
                     SRQDLYAIIDELAAQGTAVLIASHALTEVEARTDRIAIMRKGRMVADDTLNNLSALAGL
                     PIHLKVRASANPDVLAAELGGSRINGASVELLCSPEDKMEALRRIAGLGDAVADVEMTP
                     PKLEDLYRHYAQEDLQ"
     gene            47299..48192
                     /locus_tag="AL3_04012"
                     /gene="nosF"
     CDS             48189..49010
                     /gene="nosY"
                     /locus_tag="AL3_04011"
                     /inference="ab initio prediction:Prodigal:002006"
                     /inference="similar to AA sequence:UniProtKB:P19845"
                     /codon_start=1
                     /transl_table=11
                     /product="putative ABC transporter permease protein NosY"
                     /db_xref="COG:COG1277"
                     /translation="MTRFLAITRTEMLILRRNRWLLVATLIMVLFALALTFAGSAPTGT
                     LGVDMLTVSVASMTTLSVYLAPLLALMISFDAIAGDVDRGSLSLLLSYPAGRGEILLGK
                     FTAHLAALAFAMTVGFGTAGAVAAFFGGAGPESLMALVRLILTSILLGAVFLALGYLLS
                     ALAKGATAAAGMSAGLWLVFVVLYDLGLLGAVVMDKGGSFTQSVFPWVMVANPADAFRL
                     WNIAATEGVAMASGMSGAAQALPVWAAPASLLIWPVIGFALARLAFRRVEP"
     gene            48189..49010
                     /locus_tag="AL3_04011"
                     /gene="nosY"
     CDS             49007..49522
                     /gene="nosL"
                     /locus_tag="AL3_04010"
                     /inference="ab initio prediction:Prodigal:002006"
                     /inference="similar to AA sequence:UniProtKB:O68481"
                     /codon_start=1
                     /transl_table=11
                     /product="Copper-binding lipoprotein NosL"
                     /translation="MKRLALIALVALAACKEDLAEAPDPVDLTPDALSYFCQMNIAEHG
                     GPKGQIHLEGYPAPLFFAQVRDMVAYLKSPERDADITAVYVSDMGIAPSWRQPGISNWI
                     AADGATFVVGANVAGGMGAREVVPFADPADAQAFIEIYGGTALGLPDIPDTEVLGPVDL
                     ELSLETPV"
     gene            49007..49522
                     /locus_tag="AL3_04010"
                     /gene="nosL"
     CDS             49519..50415
                     /gene="apbE_2"
                     /locus_tag="AL3_04009"
                     /EC_number="2.7.1.180"
                     /inference="ab initio prediction:Prodigal:002006"
                     /inference="similar to AA sequence:UniProtKB:A5F5Y3"
                     /codon_start=1
                     /transl_table=11
                     /product="FAD:protein FMN transferase"
                     /db_xref="COG:COG1477"
                     /translation="MTALSRRRFLIISAACAAATPLAASDARWHGTALGATASLRLVGL
                     TDAEAAPIMAAMETEIARLEDIFSLYRPQSQLSRLNRDGVLTAPAPELLKVLSLSTALH
                     QASGGAFDPSIQPVWAALAAGARPDDLIEVQQAIGWEKVIFDASAIRLPLPGKSALTLN
                     GIAQGAITDRIADLLRAYGLRDVLVNMGEVAALGAPGDGAPWKVGLAAPDQTVLKRIEL
                     SDRAVATSSTLATQLGQGVGHIITLDGPSNHDRTVSVSSPKAAIADGLSTALCAASADR
                     AKEILAFFPDARIELNV"
     gene            49519..50415
                     /locus_tag="AL3_04009"
                     /gene="apbE_2"
     CDS             50546..51061
                     /gene="napF"
                     /locus_tag="AL3_04008"
                     /inference="ab initio prediction:Prodigal:002006"
                     /inference="similar to AA sequence:UniProtKB:P0AAL0"
                     /codon_start=1
                     /transl_table=11
                     /product="Ferredoxin-type protein NapF"
                     /db_xref="COG:COG1145"
                     /translation="MSQMTSRRAFLSARVLREDPDTIRPPGAVATGFSDLCTRCEDCAA
                     ACPEDIITFDDAGFPVLDLSAGGCTLCGDCADVCPTPALLTERVAEWPWRARIDDTSCL
                     STNGVSCRLCQDNCEQDAIRFRLQLGGRAEPALETETCIGCGSCSAACPAGAIVMHRPV
                     PHHPEVTQ"
     gene            50546..51061
                     /locus_tag="AL3_04008"
                     /gene="napF"
     CDS             51058..51351
                     /gene="napD"
                     /locus_tag="AL3_04007"
                     /inference="ab initio prediction:Prodigal:002006"
                     /inference="protein motif:HAMAP:MF_02200"
                     /codon_start=1
                     /transl_table=11
                     /product="Chaperone NapD"
                     /translation="MNICGCLVHIAPDYTDAARAAMAETQGVELHAEAEDGRFVVVVED
                     TADRLASDTIMDLHQIPGVISLSLTYHHFEDLAETAPRPDAPSQPSSRRPMQ"
     gene            51058..51351
                     /locus_tag="AL3_04007"
                     /gene="napD"
     CDS             51348..53840
                     /gene="napA_3"
                     /locus_tag="AL3_04006"
                     /EC_number="1.9.6.1"
                     /inference="ab initio prediction:Prodigal:002006"
                     /inference="similar to AA sequence:UniProtKB:P33937"
                     /codon_start=1
                     /transl_table=11
                     /product="Periplasmic nitrate reductase"
                     /db_xref="COG:COG0243"
                     /translation="MTISESRRTFLKASAAAATASAAGIPMAAGQANAQVGAPDIRWDK
                     AACRFCGTGCSVLVGTKEGRVVATQGDPDAPVNRGLNCIKGYFLSKIMYGKDRLTTPLL
                     RKTNGQYDKNGEFEPVSWDEAFDVMAAKWKEALAKKGPTSVGMFGSGQWTVWEGYAAAK
                     MMKAGFRSNNIDPNARHCMASAVVGFMRTFGIDEPMGCYDDLEHADTFVLWGSNMAEMH
                     PILWSRLTDTRLTKPGCEVHVLSTFEHRSFELADNGMVFAPQTDLAILNYIANYIIQNG
                     AVNEEFVKNHVNITKTATDIGYGLRDNNPLQQEAENPNSGKLEPISFEEYAEAVSKYTL
                     EYTSELSGVPADKLERLAQQYADPNRKVMSLWTMGFNQHTRGSWVNSLMYNVHLLVGKI
                     SEPGNSPFSLTGQPSACGTAREVGTFAHRLPADMVVMNDKHREICETAWNVPAGTIPDK
                     PGFHAVLQHRKLKDGDLNAYWVQCTNNMQAAPNINEEGYPGYRNPENFITVSDPYPTVT
                     AVSADLILPTAMWVEKEGAYGNAERRTQFWRQQVKAPGEAKSDLWQVMEFSKRFTVEEV
                     WGEELLAAMPEHRGKTMYDVLFANGSVDKFPLSETAEGFDNDESEHFGFYVQKGLFEEY
                     ANFGRGHAHDLAPFETYHQARGLRWPVVDGKETLYRFREGYDPYVSEGAGVEFYGHKDG
                     KAKIIFAPYEPAAEEPDAEFDLWLCTGRVLEHWHSGSMTRRVPELHRAYPNAVVYMHPQ
                     DAKDRGLRRGQEIVLSTRRGEVTSRVETRGRNKVPRGLVFMPWFDEHQLTNKLTLDATC
                     PLSKETDFKKCACKVERA"
     gene            51348..53840
                     /locus_tag="AL3_04006"
                     /gene="napA_3"
     CDS             53868..54686
                     /gene="napG"
                     /locus_tag="AL3_04005"
                     /inference="ab initio prediction:Prodigal:002006"
                     /inference="similar to AA sequence:UniProtKB:P0AAL3"
                     /codon_start=1
                     /transl_table=11
                     /product="Ferredoxin-type protein NapG"
                     /db_xref="COG:COG1145"
                     /translation="MSLVDKPLSPQRRRFLQDSARAAGGCVVAGSLLAYLARDARALPA
                     DALRPPGALPEKEFLSACIRCGLCVRDCPYDTLKLAELGSDAVATGTPFFIARDVPCEM
                     CDDIPCVAACPTGALDPGLENIDDAEMGVAVLVDQENCLNFLGLRCDVCYRVCPVIDEA
                     ITLETAHNTRSGHHALFIPTVHADRCTGCGMCEKSCVLPEAAIKVLPARLARGSSAEHY
                     RKGWEEKAAKGAPVVEGIIDLPDRLPGPGTDNLAAPGGFAPQYDLPGVGQ"
     gene            53868..54686
                     /locus_tag="AL3_04005"
                     /gene="napG"
     CDS             54683..55600
                     /gene="napH"
                     /locus_tag="AL3_04004"
                     /inference="ab initio prediction:Prodigal:002006"
                     /inference="similar to AA sequence:UniProtKB:P33934"
                     /codon_start=1
                     /transl_table=11
                     /product="Ferredoxin-type protein NapH"
                     /db_xref="COG:COG0348"
                     /translation="MSTRTHMPVGQEAVESKGWIGAHRFLLMRRASQLFFLVLFLLGPW
                     FGIWIVEGNLAGSLTLGVLPLTDPFILMQSLVAGHWPEVTALIGGLIVLVVYALIGGRV
                     YCSWVCPINPVTDAANWVHRKLDLPKGWQPKRGTRLWILATVLLVSGLSGVIAWELVNP
                     ITMLHRGLVFGMGFVWAMIAAIFVFDVFVSRHGWCGHLCPVGAFYGLIGSKSLLRVSAA
                     NRTACDDCMDCYAVCPENQVISPALKGKPGSSPLMLSPDCTNCGRCIDVCAVDVFNFTH
                     RFDDHVVQPSDPVAAPEPRAARPI"
     gene            54683..55600
                     /locus_tag="AL3_04004"
                     /gene="napH"
     CDS             55613..56050
                     /gene="napB"
                     /locus_tag="AL3_04003"
                     /inference="ab initio prediction:Prodigal:002006"
                     /inference="similar to AA sequence:UniProtKB:P0ABL3"
                     /codon_start=1
                     /transl_table=11
                     /product="Periplasmic nitrate reductase, electron transfer
                     subunit"
                     /db_xref="COG:COG3043"
                     /translation="MKRSIVTGGIALLPVVLLSGWAFAQSAQVETLRGADVDEPIPLDQ
                     IHKNVEGRMQRNYRQQPPLIPHSIEQYQIDVRTNQCLSCHDWSKAGERNAPTLSMTHYL
                     DREGRELDRVAGTRYFCNQCHVPQADAPPLVENVFQPSTGN"
     gene            55613..56050
                     /locus_tag="AL3_04003"
                     /gene="napB"
     CDS             56080..56769
                     /gene="napC"
                     /locus_tag="AL3_04002"
                     /inference="ab initio prediction:Prodigal:002006"
                     /inference="similar to AA sequence:UniProtKB:P0ABL5"
                     /codon_start=1
                     /transl_table=11
                     /product="Cytochrome c-type protein NapC"
                     /db_xref="COG:COG3005"
                     /translation="MADSPEKRGFLGRLWNAIWTPAVMFSSGFLILAGFLAGILFWGGF
                     HWTLELTNTEEFCVSCHTMETNLGEYRETIHYNNHSGVRAICSDCHVPDEWNHKIKAKI
                     MAVKDVYHELVGTISTPEKYEDHRLAMASAVWKKMKASDSRECRNCHNFDYMDFTIQET
                     RAASEHQRAIDNGMTCIDCHQGIAHSLPPNYLETYEKVTAGLEDEVVQEHAAAGDDIRD
                     FLNNSSN"
     gene            56080..56769
                     /locus_tag="AL3_04002"
                     /gene="napC"
     CDS             56783..57040
                     /locus_tag="AL3_04001"
                     /inference="ab initio prediction:Prodigal:002006"
                     /codon_start=1
                     /transl_table=11
                     /product="hypothetical protein"
                     /translation="MLELLGTIGGNVLSLPGILGLALGMMTRKLWLGAALGGAVGVFET
                     LVFAGFRFAHVEPLELIIAIVVGVCAGSLGTAIRIKGATA"
     gene            56783..57040
                     /locus_tag="AL3_04001"
     CDS             complement(57110..57892)
                     /gene="csqR"
                     /locus_tag="AL3_04000"
                     /inference="ab initio prediction:Prodigal:002006"
                     /inference="similar to AA sequence:UniProtKB:P32144"
                     /codon_start=1
                     /transl_table=11
                     /product="HTH-type transcriptional repressor CsqR"
                     /db_xref="COG:COG1349"
                     /translation="MSKYEQDILSTVNLHGRISVMELARILKVSDQTVRRIVKPMVAKG
                     SLSKVHGALVSTQNVLDPPFLARMAQNRAAKVAIADAVAARIPDGSAIAIDTGSTSGFI
                     AQALRARKNLTVVTNSAFIAATLSMEEGNRVFMAGTQLRNHDGAAFDRVAYDVIAGFSA
                     RTAILSASLAHPSKGFMVYDQCEADMARAMSDIADQTFMAVDSTKFNEAQTSPALRLPG
                     LTEKDVLITDRTLPASFQSLPGDAELVIAGVKSQEDSH"
     gene            complement(57110..57892)
                     /locus_tag="AL3_04000"
                     /gene="csqR"
     CDS             58043..60466
                     /gene="abo_12"
                     /locus_tag="AL3_03999"
                     /EC_number="1.5.3.19"
                     /inference="ab initio prediction:Prodigal:002006"
                     /inference="similar to AA sequence:UniProtKB:Q8GAI3"
                     /codon_start=1
                     /transl_table=11
                     /product="4-methylaminobutanoate oxidase
                     (formaldehyde-forming)"
                     /translation="MTTHSVRHLIIGGGIIGCSIAYHLARSGETDVVLLERASLTEGAT
                     WHAAGLVGQLRSSRNTTRMLKRSVALYDRLAEETGMEFDWKKVGSLRLAATKERLLEAK
                     RLATMARSFDLEMEIISAAEAKALFPYVDAQGLEGAAFIPSDGHVDPAGLCQAIASGAR
                     MHGARIRQSVEVTDFEIHNDRITKVMTSEGDYEADIVVLAAGMWSRDLAAKLGVVVPAC
                     AVEHQYIVTEPLPDADLVKRLPTLRDPERLVYYKPDAGGRLVIGGYEDNTLPFGDRGIP
                     GAFVRQLLPDNLERFAPLAELAGQVTPVVNTVGIRQVINGPIPYSADGDFVMGWAPELR
                     NLMLATGFLYGIAAGGGAGEMIAEWIVEGRPSLDLWPLDVRRFSPHHATRAFMYPRAVE
                     HYAHHYKMRYPGQEAEAARDLRLSPLHERLKQHGAVFGSKNGWERPLWFAPAGVEPVDQ
                     LDFLSPGWKTYAEQEHKAAREDVVLIDQTSFSKFELIGPCALEALQNLAVSNMDKPDGT
                     VIYTQLCNNRGGVEADITVTRLGRDHFYIVTGSGFGVHDADWIRRHLPRDGCAQLIEMT
                     SARAVINICGPKARDVMQAVAEEDVSNHAFPFATAREITLGTAKVRAIRIGYVGELGWE
                     LHIPTEFALHVYDLLWQAGQSHGIRDIGYRTIESLRLEKGYLYWSADITPDYSPIEAGL
                     GARVHLKSKQGFIGRPVLEAQIATGPERQLCTFITDERLPITGGETILHSGKTVSLACS
                     GGYGFTVGKTVLYGYLPAGLAGGSEFEVEVFGERHPIQHVDGPLYDPANSRLKA"
     gene            58043..60466
                     /locus_tag="AL3_03999"
                     /gene="abo_12"
     CDS             60478..61410
                     /locus_tag="AL3_03998"
                     /inference="ab initio prediction:Prodigal:002006"
                     /codon_start=1
                     /transl_table=11
                     /product="hypothetical protein"
                     /translation="MQTEPKLEIMQALRNVAGFDNLAESGLRTNRLGGLTNLVYRVEGG
                     PRPVIVRIPGEGTEAYIDRAVEIHNAQVAAKAGVGPEVLWADASSGVMISDCVPDIVTM
                     TPEMFATRPGSAARAGKALRQLHDAPEPFKFRFELFSMINDYMKVVADKNATLPDGYAD
                     VVAEAAPIREVLRDKPGTLVPSHCDPLCENFLDDGQRMWIVDYEYSGMNDALWDLGDLS
                     VEAGLNHEQELEMLTAYFDGPPNEAQIGRMVIYKAMCDLLWTLWGLIQHADENPAEDFW
                     AYATNRFERCKSLMLAPSFAAHVRAVAEE"
     gene            60478..61410
                     /locus_tag="AL3_03998"
ORIGIN
        1 tgcggttgtg gtggtgacca caaagtgatc ttcggccaag cgggcggcag tgccgtcatc
       61 catggctatg ccgtcttcgc gcagcatcaa gccataacgg gttttgccca ccggcagttt
      121 ggcaaagccg ttgcaataga tcttgttgag gaattccgcg gcatccgcgc attgcacgtc
      181 gattttgccc agcgtggtca cgtcgcagac gccgacaccg ctgcgtacgg ccagaacttc
      241 gcgatccacg gattcgcgcc aatgggtctc accggccttg gggaaccatt gcgcgcgcag
      301 ccaggggccc acctcgacga ataccgcgcc ctgttcttcg gcccattgat ggctgggcgt
      361 cagacgcgtg ggtttgaatt cttttccgac cgagcgcccg gcccaggccc ccatcgccac
      421 gggcgtgtag ggtggccgga agatggtcgt gccggtttct ggaatgctct taccggtgat
      481 ctcggccatc acggccagcg cgccgacgtt cgcggttttg ccctgatcgg ttgccatgcc
      541 aagggtggta tagcgtttca gatgctcgac actgcggaag ccttcctgtt cggccagttt
      601 gacatccttg acggtcacgt cattctggaa atccagccag gcgcggcctg tgccgggcac
      661 atgccacaac ggggtgatgc ggatctcatc atcctcggct ttcggcaggt cgaccgggca
      721 ggccctgatc cccagcccgt caagcgccgc aagtgccgca ttggtgcccg aggcgatcgc
      781 cccgtggctg gtcaggttgc cagcggcggc accggcgaca ctcataccct tgggcagttc
      841 ggcaggtggg atgaaggctg caagcggttc gaaccattgc gggcggccgc gctgatggca
      901 tgtcagttgc acattcggat tccacccacc cgaaacgccc agaccgctta cttcgatggg
      961 gcgggtttga ccatcggcca tctgcacggt gatcgatttc agccccaaac ggccctgcgt
     1021 attcgtgacc tgcgccccgg ccagcaattc acattcggca atgcgcggtg catcgtggcg
     1081 cgggtcgatc gcggcaacaa cattgatccc ggctttgatc aaatcctgtg cggcgcggtg
     1141 tccttcgtca ttgttggtga agatcgccac gcgctggccc ggtgtcacgg cccagcggtt
     1201 tgcataggcc cgcatcgcgc ccgccagcat tatgcccggt cggtcgttgt tttcgaaagc
     1261 aatcggacgt tcggtagagc cggcacaaag caccgtgtgc ttcgcgtaga tgcgccacag
     1321 aatctggcgt ggtttccccg cctcgggcac cgcaaggtga tccgagaccc gctcaagcgc
     1381 gccgtgaatg ccgtgatcat aggcgccgaa cacggtggtg cgcgtcagaa ggcgcacgtt
     1441 gtccatcgat gccagctctc ccagtgtctg cgcgacccaa tcggcattcg aaatgccctc
     1501 gaaccggtca cagtcagaca acaaacgccc acccatccgg ctgtcttcgt cggccagaat
     1561 gacccgggcg ccagaccgcg ccgccgtcaa cgccgcgatc aggccggagg gaccggcgcc
     1621 gataaccagg acatcgcaat gcaaatagcc cttgtcgtag atatccgggt cggcctcctg
     1681 cgtcaggctg cccagaccgg ccgccttgcg gatcatcggc tcatatagct tttcccagaa
     1741 cgccttaggc cacatgaagg tcttgtaata gaaacccgcc gtcaaaaagg gcgagagccg
     1801 atcattgatc gacagcgcat cgaaggcgag agagggccag cggttctgcg atgtcgcctc
     1861 gagcccgtcg aacagttcga ccgtggtcgc gcctgtgttg ggctcctgcc tgttgcctgt
     1921 gcgcagctcg accagcgcgt tgggctcttc cgaacccgag gccagcacac cgcgtggacg
     1981 gtggtatttg aacgaacggc caaccaggcg cacgtcattg gccagcagcg ccgaggccag
     2041 cgtatcaccc tgatagcctt cgtaggattt gccatcgaag gtaaaacgca gctttttgga
     2101 ccggtcgatc agaccgccct gcaaacgatt gttctgggtc attttccccg tcccgtcttg
     2161 cgggctacat cccgcgccag ttctgtagcc agaatttcat gggtcagcgt gtcgcgtgtc
     2221 acaaccagcc acgagcggtc gccctgctcg tgaaaccaca gctctcggtg ggttcctgcc
     2281 gggttgtcgc gcaggtagac atagtcgtga aactcggcgg cggccgtgtc ggattgccag
     2341 tcgggccgat tgatcagact cgcgtcgccc agataggtga attcggacgc gtcacgcggg
     2401 ccaagcagtg gatgattgat gatcatgtcc gggcctcctc agtgcaggtt gggctgtgcg
     2461 cccacgcctt tttcgtcaat catctgcccg gttctgaacc ggtccagacg ataggcagat
     2521 gcaacgtcat gcggtcggtc ggtggccatc agatgcgcga aacaaaaacc agatgctggc
     2581 gttgccttga acccgccgta gcaccagcca ccattgaaat agagcccttc aattccggtg
     2641 tgatcaatga acggcgaacc atccatcgac atatccatca cgccgcccca catccgcagc
     2701 aggcgcgcgc gaccgatcat cggcatcagg gacatgccac cttcggccac gtcctcgacc
     2761 acaggcaggt tgccgcgttg tgcataggtg ttgtagccgt cgatatcgcc gccaaagacc
     2821 agaccgccct tgtccgattg gctgacatag aaatgtccgg cgccatacgt gatcaccccg
     2881 tcaagcaccg gtttcagccc ttcggtcaca aaggcctgta gcacgtggct ttcgatcggc
     2941 aggcgcatcc ccgcctgtgc catcacgcgc ccggaagacc cggcaaccgc cacgcccacc
     3001 ttcttggcgc cgatgtaacc ccttgtggtt tcaacgccca gcagttttcc gttttcgatg
     3061 cggaacccgg tgacttcgca attctggatg atgtcgaccc cccgttgatc cgcggcacgg
     3121 gcatagcccc aagcgacacc gtcatgacgc gccgtaccac cgcggcgatg caacagaccg
     3181 cccttgatcg gaaagcgcgc atcgtcaaag ttcaggaacg gatacatcgc gcgaacgccc
     3241 tctgcatcca gcagttcggc cccagagccg gtgaacatca tcgcgttgcc acgacgacga
     3301 tacgcgtcac gctgcgcgtc cgtatgacag aggttcagaa taccgcgctg actgaccatc
     3361 gcattgtagt tcaggtcctg ttcaagattt tcccacagtt tcagcgacag ctcatagaat
     3421 ggctggttgc catccaacag gtaattggcg cgaatgatcg ttgtattgcg cccgacgttg
     3481 ccgccaccga tccagccttt ttccaaaacg gcaaccttgg cggcgttgtg ttccttggcc
     3541 agataatatg ccgtcgcaag gccatggccg ccgccgccaa tcacgatgaa atcatagctt
     3601 gattgaggct cgggatcacg ccaagccggt gtccagcccc ggtgcccgtt caaaacctgc
     3661 cgcatgatcg cgagtgccga ataccgcatg aatttgtgtc cttaaccctc agtgcgccga
     3721 agcatcatgt gccgccggga aagccccagt cacgacgtaa tccgtcacgg agtttatcgg
     3781 ttgcgacaat tttcagaccg gtattgggat tgattggcgc gcgaccgggc aattttccgg
     3841 gtgcccacca tgaccgcagc gttgaggttg caggataaaa agcaacgcac ctggtgcgaa
     3901 gatcagaacc tcaacaattc aatcgaatgc ccggcgggca ggtcttcgat ctcggccggt
     3961 atgatcgcca acccgtctgc ctgcgccagc aaggcaacac ggccactgta ggagggcgcc
     4021 atcagacgca cattgggaag gccacgcggc gaggtaccgt caatctggac cgggcgatat
     4081 tcctgccgac ccgcgcgacg ctgcaccggt tcggccagca cggcctgaac aggtacctga
     4141 ggtctgtggc acaagcctgc gcgccgcgcc atcatctgcg acccgattat ctgccatgtc
     4201 acataggctg acaccgggtt gccgggcagg ccaacgtaaa gagcacgctc gcgccgcccg
     4261 aacatgaccg gtttaccggg cttcatcgcc actttcatga catcggtttc gccgccaatc
     4321 gcgctgaaaa gccggggcat gtgatcttca tccccgaccg acacgccccc ggtcgtgacg
     4381 atgaggtccg aggcatcgca tgcctcgcgc agaacctgtt ccagacgggt cgggtcatcc
     4441 acgaccggtc cccggtcgat cagttcgatc cagggttttt gcaacagcgc cagcagcata
     4501 taacggttcg agttgtagat ttggccgggg tcgaggggtt cgcccggttg acgcagttcg
     4561 ctgcctgtcg aaaagatcgt gaccttcagt tttcgaaaca ccaggacctc accatacccg
     4621 gcggatgcca gggcggccat ctcgcgcggt ccaatttcac agccgcgtcg caggatcgga
     4681 cccccggcac aaagatcttc ccctgcgcgt cggatatgct tgccgggttt cgggcggcgg
     4741 ctgaatcgaa tcctgtcgat caaaagatcg caatcttcct gcatcagcac ggcatcgaat
     4801 tcaggtggca ccggagcgcc agtgaaaatg cgtaaagcgc tgccttcggg tgcatcatgg
     4861 tcgccgcagt cacccgcagc cacgcgcccg gcgatgagca gctcgaacac cggcccgtca
     4921 cccagatcac cggtgcggat ggcatagcca tccatggccg agttgtcgaa ggcaggcata
     4981 tcaaccttgc tggcgcaatc ctcggccaga acccggccta tagcctgttc cagcggcaaa
     5041 atctcggttt cggcaacagg atcggcgacg gaaagaccgc gttcaagggc gtcctcgaca
     5101 gtcagataca tgtcggcgtg gcggtcacag gcacatccat cagccatttt gaatctccga
     5161 aaatattaag tgtcctgcaa atcccggctg ttcgtccgga tccagattgg gcaggccgtc
     5221 gttgaatttt tccaagtccg agctgggatc agcaacgacc ggcagcgtac ccacgttgtg
     5281 ccgaccatgt gcggcgcgac ctgtgccgtc atcgccttct ttcacggacg acaaatcctg
     5341 ctcgggttgg ccgcaaagct cagacacgcg cgcgcagtca gagttcatgc caaaggtgga
     5401 cgttacggtg ggcagcccag ccattctctc gaagccctcg gtatccttgg cagggattgg
     5461 tgcagatagc gtcagccaag tgttcatccg tccctccgga gctcaggcca cccggcggga
     5521 aaccccccgc aggtcagcca aaacgctgat catcaccggc aaaaggacgc gatggttttg
     5581 tcgcacggtc cggccagaaa ttcccggcca atggacagca aggcgggttt actgtcattg
     5641 acataggtca tgatccgcgt tcgggcgtcc catcagaaag ggcacattgt cgcgtctttc
     5701 ggttccgcaa gtaatgaaat cacaatcgca gcgctggccc tttggtcgat ttcgaaagga
     5761 aaaaggctgg cttggtcgcg aaaagtcgac aagtgcaggt gtcgggatct ttttcagcag
     5821 atcctggccg aatgccagac gttcttgacc gtcatgtaat tctcaaggcc ttcggttccg
     5881 ccttcccgac catagccact ggatttcacg cccccaaagg gcgtttccgg catggatgct
     5941 tcaagtgtgt tgatcgagag attgccgacc tcgacctcgt cgatcagacg gtcgatgtaa
     6001 tccgcccgat tggtgaaagc gtaccccgcc agcccgtagg gaactgaatt cgccagagcg
     6061 atcgcctcat ccagcgaagc caccgggttg atcaccgcaa ccggtccaaa cggctcttcg
     6121 cgcatgatcc gcgccgcttt aggaacgttc aataacaccg tgggttcaaa gaaatatccc
     6181 cgctcaccca gccgcgatcc acctgtggca agcgttgcgc cctgcgccac tgcgtcttca
     6241 accagctctg acaaggctgg cacgcgccgg tcgttggccg ttgggcccat ttcaacggtt
     6301 gcgtcaagcc cattgccgac aaccgtggcc ttgaccctct caacaaatcc ggccgcatag
     6361 gcgtcaaaaa tactctcatg cgcgaagaaa cgggttggcg aagtgcagac ctgaccggca
     6421 ttgcgcattt tgcggaccgc gcctgaaacg gccgccgatt gcacatccgt atcttcgcaa
     6481 acgatgaccg gcgcgtggcc acccaactcc ataagcactc gggtgtcgtg ccgggccgcc
     6541 aaagtggtta aatgacgccc gacggttgtc gatccggtga aggccaccaa gcgaacgggg
     6601 tcctgcggga tcagatgacc ggatatctcg gatggttcac cgaacaccaa attcagaacc
     6661 cctgccggca gaccggcatc ttcgaacgct tttgctatgt gcaaagcgcc ggcaggcgtt
     6721 tcttctgccg ctttcaggat cactgaacag cccgaggcca aagcacccgc gattttccgg
     6781 gcaggttggc tcatggggaa gttccacgga gaaaatgccg cgacaacgcc gacaggctgg
     6841 tgatgaactg caaatttgtg accctgcgcc gccggaatga tcctgccata ggtccgcatc
     6901 gcctcgcccg catcccattc aaagaactcg gcgcctcgaa tgacctccag ccgggcctgc
     6961 ttcaaaggct tgccatgctc cagagtaatg gaatgcgcga tttcttcctg ccgctgacgc
     7021 atgagggctg ccgcccgcag gatcgtatcc gcgcgttccc gcggcgatgt gcggcgccac
     7081 agtcgaaagc cttcgacggc cgcttgcagc gcgtcgtcca ggtctttcgc cgatgcgcaa
     7141 ggcaaccgac cgagttcttc ctcggttgcc gggttgacaa ccgggatatc gcgcccggtt
     7201 tttcgccacg tgccgccaat gaacagcctg agctctggat acatgaaact ggcgcctcca
     7261 tttgccttga tttttgatcg cgcgatgcct cgcatgagtt caagcgcatt gcgcgaatac
     7321 ggatatcaaa ttggcggata tctggtctgt ctgctctgcg ccgcccgatg cagggccgtt
     7381 ttgaaagcgc gcccagcggg cgacagatcg tcgtcggcgc ggaaagacac tccaattggt
     7441 ccctgcccga acggaacctc ccaggtgagc tgggcaagat ggttgttttc gatatcctgg
     7501 acgacgactt cggccggcat aaggccgatc aggtcgcggg attgcagcag cgcccggttc
     7561 gtcaggtagg acacggattc aatggcgacc ggtggcacgt attgctgctg gccgacgaaa
     7621 aaatgatccg cctgacgtcg caacgtggtc tcttgcgggg gaagaatcca gccaaacggc
     7681 ttggtttgcg caaaggtcac ggcgtcccgc tcagcaagcg ggtgttgagg gccgacaatg
     7741 gccaatatcc gatcctcgaa cagtttttcc tgtcgaatct tgtcgcgatg ccggtgcgac
     7801 ggcaggcgtc ctacaaccat gtcgatctca cccgacagca gccggggcat gagcacctcg
     7861 tttgtccctt cgctgatctt gaccgcaacg ttcgggcggt cttccagcag cagttcaatg
     7921 gcggcaggta gcaggctggt tgacgccgca agcagtgttc ccaccacgac acggccggaa
     7981 tttccttcgt tcaggtcgtc cagttcctgc gcggcattgg aaacctgagc aaatatcagt
     8041 ttcccgtgac gtatgagagt ttcgccaaaa accgttggca caacgcctcg gttggtgcgc
     8101 gtgaacagct tgacttcgaa atccagttca agatcctgaa tcatcttggt tgccgctggc
     8161 tgagatattc ccagctcacg cgcagcattc tgaatgtttc catgcgcgcc aactgcaacc
     8221 agcagacgca gctgccgcag cttcaggcgg gtcaaggcgc ggtcaacgat gcgagagtga
     8281 cgcccaacca tggctacagc acaatcggct tgcaaagctg atccagcttg gacagcacac
     8341 tcatggccgc aagcgccgag cttcgcgggt tgtcgggcag cgcggtaccg ctgatccgga
     8401 actgaaacgt gccgaaatcg ccttcggcct cgacctcgtg aatgttcttg tggatcgtcg
     8461 gatcggcgat cagacgaacc tgtgtgttat cgaaccccac gcccgccaag gcgacggcgg
     8521 cggcgacatt tgcgttcttt gggtaagcca gcgccgcctc tcttgcggaa ccttgaaaat
     8581 gggtttcagc cgcggtgata ttgccgaggt caagactgtg ttcggcaagg gatcccttcc
     8641 accccgccgg cggcttgcgc cccacatatg tgacggattt gagcggcccg accgctgcgg
     8701 cgctgagaca gtccagccca cctatggcac cgcttgccag atgcagccgc gccccgccct
     8761 ttcgcgcggc cctgtccagc cgatcactga cctgctgatc cgcaagtgcg ccggcagaga
     8821 cactgatgat atccagccct cgtgccagaa tgtccggacc caaaccggcc agtgcctcgt
     8881 gccccgcgca atccagaaca atttcgattc cggccggcag gtcatcaacc gaaccaattg
     8941 acttgggcga ttttggatca acgcggtgtg gtctgaccag aatggctgcc aactcatgcc
     9001 catgttctgg caacatgcgc tgcacaaact gcgcgattgc gccggttccg atgactgcga
     9061 tcttcatgtc tggaccctag accagcattg aaaaaatctg aattggtaag tttgtggtat
     9121 atttttttca gatatccatt tccctgaaat ggcactggtc cgacccgcct ggtgtgtttt
     9181 gttcctgttg aagccacggg gaccacgttg gaaatgaaat actcaaaaca cgacgcgaag
     9241 gcctatgccc gcgaacatat gactgggata tgggcagcgg cactgaaccc gttcaatgat
     9301 gacctgtctc tggatgaatc gggactgcgc gccaacatcc gccattggat cgacgatctg
     9361 gacatccagg gccttttcgt cgccggcaaa cagggcgagt tcttttcgat gagcatcgaa
     9421 gagcgcaagc gcaacttcga aattgccgtt gacgaatgcg caggcaaagc cggtgtcatc
     9481 gtctcggtct cggaccagaa catgaatacg gccttggacc tggcgcatca cgcacagaat
     9541 tgcggcgcgg attacatcgt tctgcacgcg ccggttctga gctttgtgca ggatcgcgga
     9601 gaggttttgt accagtacta caagcgtttt tgtaacgaac tggatatcgg catcgccatg
     9661 tggagccatc cagacagtgg ctatttgatg cagcccgaag aatgcgcccg cattgcggac
     9721 ttacccaata tcgttgcgat aaaatactcg gtcccgcgtg agatgtacgt gaagctgacc
     9781 cacatggtgg gcgacaggat ccatgtctcg acctcggccg aacatgaatg gctggacaac
     9841 atattggaac tggactggaa gttgtatctc tgctcgtccc cgccctatca gctgcaaagc
     9901 aaggttgatc agcggatgaa cgaatacacg cgtctggcct ttgcgggaaa ggccgatgaa
     9961 gcgcggcgtg tctttgacag tctgaacccg gtccgcgacg cgatgaaacg cgcgcgccct
    10021 gcgggcaaac ccactgcatt cggaaagtac tggcaagagt tgctgggtca ggtcggtggc
    10081 cgcgtacgcc cgccgatgct ggaactgacc gaagcggaaa aagcgatcat tcgcaaagcg
    10141 ttcgacgaat gcgggctgcg cgtctgagct gggtgaggcc gggcagtata aggaaatcgg
    10201 atagcgagat gctgataatt tctttgcggt catgcaaaaa cgcgccaaac tttcagggat
    10261 agggagtggg acatgtcaaa actgaaagcg ttcaacttta aggcctggat cgacgagcat
    10321 cgccatctgc tcaaaccgcc cgtagggaat cgtcaggttt gggaagacgc cgatctgatg
    10381 gtcaccgttg tgggtggccc gaacaagcga accgattacc acgatgaccc ggtggaagaa
    10441 ttcttctacc agcttgaagg cgacatggtg ctgaaaatct atgacggaga ggagttctat
    10501 gatgttccga tccgtgaggg cgaggttttt ctgctgcctc cgcatgtacg ccattcgcca
    10561 cagcgccctc aggaaggctc gatcgggctt gtgattgaac ccaagcgcca gaccggagag
    10621 ctggacgcca tcgaatggta ttgctttgaa tgcggatcac tggtgcatcg agcggaaatg
    10681 cagctaaagt ccatcgttga tgacctgcct ccggtttatc agaagttcta tgcctcggaa
    10741 caagaccgca cctgccccaa ttgtcaggct gtgcacccgg gaaaggaacc gcccgagggc
    10801 tgggtcacgt tgtaaaacaa gatcaaacag gggaagtaat gagacatttc gcaaaaatcg
    10861 ccgcctctgc ggctgcgttg gcactggcgt ctgttgccgc tcacgccgaa gagtttcggt
    10921 tgggtctgat cacgccgcca ccgcatatct ggaccaaagc cgccgaagcg tttggggccg
    10981 agttgaatga ggccagtggt ggcgcgcatt cggtatctgt cttcccggcc cgccagttgg
    11041 ggaacgaggc agaaatgctg caacaattgc agaccggcgc gttggacatg gctttcatga
    11101 cggtggccga ggtttccaac cgcgcgcccg agttgggggc gttctatgcg ccctatctgg
    11161 cagatgacat tgggcacgcg gggcgcatcc tgcgatccga tacggccaag tccatgctgg
    11221 aacccttgcc ggggcaggtt ggtgtcgttg gactgggata tgggatggca ggattgcgcc
    11281 agatcgtcag ccggggcgag gtttcctccg ccgaagatct atcaggcctg aaactgcgta
    11341 tcacgccctt cacaccgatt ctggatttct acaacgcggt gggggcagca cccacgccca
    11401 tgcccttgcc tgccgtctat gatgcgctgg ccaatggtca ggttgacgcc atcgacatgg
    11461 acgccgagct gatctgggtt ctgaaatatt atgaacacgc tgacacgatc gtgcagtcgg
    11521 atcacatgat gttcccgatg gtcgggctgg tatcggccaa ggtctgggct ggtttgtccg
    11581 aagaagaccg cgcgatgatc gcggaactca tggccaagca tgtggacagc accattgatg
    11641 cctacgtcga aaacgatgcc aaatggctgg agcagatcga gggcactggc aaagcctaca
    11701 aaaaggtcga tgcctcgttc tttggcgacg cgatcgaaga gtggaacggg atctggtccc
    11761 agaagacctc ttcccttgac gctttgcggc agactgcggc agaaacaaaa taacgaaaac
    11821 ggcatgacta aaggggcgca gctcgatcct gcgccctttt tcacgggaga acagcgatgt
    11881 tgtatcggct gtcggctggc ttggcgcggg tcgagttgtg gtgcgctgcc tttctggcag
    11941 tctgcataac gattctgatc ttgttgaatg tcgtaacgcg aacggcgggc aacgccctgt
    12001 tctgggttga tgaactggcg atctacgcga tggtctggat gacctttctg ggcgcgtctt
    12061 ccgcattgca ccatcgcagt tctgtgtcga tctccatcgt ttccgacaac gtgcccgaac
    12121 gcgcgaaacc attgatccgc aagggtgtgg acgtggtcgt gtttgctttt tcctttgcga
    12181 tgctgtggtt ctgctggcgc tggttccttc cgctggacat cgccagcagc ggatttgacg
    12241 tggcggcgtt tcaaggtcag acattcaatt tcatctacgc cgagccaacg ctgaccctgg
    12301 gcctgccaaa gtacctgttc tggttggtga tatggctttt cgcagtgggc gcgacgctgc
    12361 attccaccat gcatctgctg agcgccccgg gcaaaggggc acagccatga gccccatcgt
    12421 ctttctggcc actttacttc tgtccgtgcc cgtggcgatc gtgctggcga tcacggccat
    12481 ctggtacatc tgggaaagcg gcaacacggt tctttatgac agcttcgcgc agaaaatgtt
    12541 cggcggtctt gagaattacg gcctgctggc aattcctctg ttcatgttga ccggagaatt
    12601 gatgaacgaa ggcggcatga cccggcgcct tgtcgcgctg gcccgggtgt ttgtcggcgg
    12661 gtttcgcggc gggctggcct atatcaactt gctggcaaac atgttcatgg cggccatcat
    12721 cgggtctgcg acggcgcaga tcgcggtgat gtcgcgcgcc atggtccccg cgatggagga
    12781 ggagggctat gacaagggtt tcgccgctgc cacgacggcc gcgggcgggc tgctggctcc
    12841 ggtcatcccg ccgtcgatga tgtttgtcat cttcggtgtt ctggctcaga tcccgattgg
    12901 tgacatgttc attgcaggaa tcctgcccgg tttgatcctt gccggggcgt ttgcatcggt
    12961 catcaccctg atcgggtggt ggcagaactt tccgaaaggg cattggatga cgcgtgccga
    13021 agctgtccag gccttgatca gcgcggcccc tgccctgctg attccgatgt cgatcatagg
    13081 cggcattctg ttcgggatcg ccacaccgac cgaatccgct gcaatcgcgt ccctgatcgc
    13141 gtttctggtg ggctggttgg tttacgggga cctgaagccg agcaacctgg cacagatgtt
    13201 caaacgcacg gcggccaatg cgtcgatgat cctgttcatg atcgcggccg ccagcgtgtt
    13261 cggctgggtc atcatctatg aggaaatacc gcagcaactg gctgggttaa tcacctcggt
    13321 cacctcggac ccgttcgtgt tcctgctgat cgttaacctt gcgcttttgc tggttggaat
    13381 ggtgatcgat ggcatcgccg cgatcatcct gatcactccg atcctgctgc cgattgcaac
    13441 cggttcatac gatatcagcc cctatcagtt cggcattgtt gcctgcctga accttgtgct
    13501 tgggctgctg acgcccccgg tcgggatcgg attgtacatc gcctcgtcca tgagcggcac
    13561 atcgcccggt tcaatcctga aatcgctttg gcctttcctg atcgcagtaa ctttggtgtt
    13621 gcttctgcta agctattacc caagcctgtc aacgctgctg atctgaacca gatacgtttg
    13681 caggcgcatt ccgtcgcaaa catggtgccg gaaatcacgc tctacttgtt tgcgtccgta
    13741 agctaagctg gcctgaacat gccaactggt cacaaaaagg acaatcatgc tgctcgacac
    13801 tccgatctgc gatttcggtt ggaaagcccc ggacttcacg ctcaaggacc cgaacggtca
    13861 ggccttcaag atgtccgatc acctgcaaaa cgggttgcta atcgccttca tctgcaatca
    13921 ttgcccctat gtcaaaacga tcacggaccg acttgcccag gacacggacc tgctgatgtc
    13981 caaggggatc ggcgtgttgg cggtcatgtc gaacgactat cgcgattacg ccgaagattc
    14041 gccgccaaac atgttggaat tcgcacggca gaacggcttc aactttccat atctcgtgga
    14101 cgaggatcaa tccgtaggaa aggcttatgg tgctgtctgc actccggatt tcttcggatt
    14161 gaatgcggat ggaaagttgc agtaccgggg ccgtctggac aatctgggcc gcggccagac
    14221 aggcaagcgc gaaccagaac tggtcaatgc gatgctgcaa attgccgaga ccgggcaagg
    14281 cccccaggac cagattccat caatgggatg ttcgatcaaa tggacccgag gctaggccat
    14341 ggagatcacg tcactggatc atgtcaacct ccgcaccacg cgtttggacg agatgatcga
    14401 ttggtactgc aacttgctgg ggatgcgggt cgggccacgc ccgcccttcc cttttcccgg
    14461 agcctggctt tatgtcgaag aaaacgcttt cgtgcatctg gtcggtgtcg aggccgaggc
    14521 cacgggttcg gacgcagacc taaagcttga gcatttcgct ttttcggcga cagggttgga
    14581 tcggttcgaa gcgcatctta aaacaaatgg cgtctcctat cgccgtgtag aactgacggc
    14641 gatcgacacc gttcagttga acgtctggga tccggacggc aatcacattc acatcgattt
    14701 tcggaccgac gaatagagat ggcaggctcc gatacagttt cgtgcatgga aatttcctga
    14761 ccctcaaatt gaacacttga ccggaattcg cgggtcgtcc ttgatagaac tgtgttttcc
    14821 cggactatgc ccggggctgg tccttttaac catagggaaa tggggaatgc ttggatccgc
    14881 ttggttgcgg tcatgcatgg tggtcaaatg gctgacattg atgaatggct gatccgaaac
    14941 ggcttgtcca aatatgtcga tgccttctcc cggcacgagg tcgaactggg tgatctgccg
    15001 gaactgagcg acgatgacct tgtcacgatc ggcctgcccc ttggacccag acgccgcttt
    15061 ctgaaagcaa tacgggatga aaccgggcag cctgcgggat cacatcgcgc gcatcaagaa
    15121 cccaacatca ttgcagagcg cagacagctg acggtcatgt tcattgatct tgttggatcg
    15181 acggcgatat cgcaaaagct ggatcctgaa gatctggccg aggttctgag gctgttcaaa
    15241 gagacctgcg ccgctgctgt cgccgctttt gacgggcata tcgccagtta ctatggcgac
    15301 ggtatcatgg tgttttttgg ctttccgcat gcgcatgaag acgacccgga acgcgccatt
    15361 catgcaggtc ttcggatcgt tcgcgaaatt ccggaactcc gcacgcatgc acatcttgaa
    15421 gtccgcatag ggatcgcgac cggcctggtt gtcgtcggtg acctgcgtgg agagaagatg
    15481 ttcgaggatg gcaccgccat gggcgagacc ccgaacctgg ccgcacggct tcaatcgatg
    15541 gctgatccgg ggacaatgat cgtcgcgccg acgacgcggg aactggcggg tgatgcgttc
    15601 gaatatgtgc gccggggcac gtttcaattg aaaggctttg ccaaagaggt cgaagcctgg
    15661 caagtcaccg gcacgcgcca gactctcagc cgttttcttg cggcagacga cgcccggatg
    15721 agttcattgg tcgggcgcgc gcaggagcat gaaacccttc aaagcaagtg gaagctggcc
    15781 cgtcagggtc aaggtcaggt ggtgctggtc tcgggcgagg cgggcatagg aaagtccagg
    15841 ctgatcgaag agcttcgccg cacgatcccg gacgcaaaac aacgacagct tcgatttcag
    15901 tgttcgccct ttcatgacgc aagcgcgttg tatccgatca ttcgccagct tgaaaacgcg
    15961 gccgaactgc gggccggtga cagtacggac aataagttga acaagatcca cggcgttctg
    16021 ggcgatcctt ctgaagggtc actgaaactg gctgcggcac tgttgtcggt cccgtttgaa
    16081 gacaggcttg gcccgctgga cttgacccca gagcagatca tgaagcagac gctggacatg
    16141 ctggtcaacc atgtgatcgg catggcgcag gaaaccccga ccctgttgct gtttgaagat
    16201 gcacattgga tcgatccaac gacaaagact ctgcttgatc agcttgtaac ccggatagag
    16261 gacgcgcgcc tgctgatggt catgagctat cggacaggct ttgatccggg ttggccacaa
    16321 tcacgcaacc tgatgcacgt cgcgcttcaa caactggatt tcgcgcaggt caaagagatc
    16381 gtgaacgatg ttgccaaggg caagaccgtc ccggacgaag ttcaccatct gattgccgcc
    16441 agatccaacg gtgtcccgct gttcgtagaa gaggtgacga aggatctgct ggaatccgat
    16501 cttctgaccg aacgcgccga cgcctatacg atcgaccggt ccacgccatc agccactgtg
    16561 ccgaagacac tgcatgatgc cttgatggct cgtcttgatc gactgagctc ggccaaggaa
    16621 gtggcacaga tcggcgctgt cattggcccg caattctctt atccgatgat tgcaagcgtg
    16681 tcccgttttg atgaacgggc gttgcgttcc ggtctggatt tgctggtgga tgccgggatc
    16741 gtgttcgttt cagactcaga gcccgaggaa acgttcagtt atcgtcacgc tctcattcgc
    16801 gacaccgctt acaacagcct gctgaaacgc gagaggcgaa cgctgcatgc gcgtgtggtc
    16861 caagcactga actctgcctc gttgcacgaa aattctgccg gtccggaaat tctggctcat
    16921 cactacacga tggcagatat gccggacgaa gcgatagaac actggtatct ggccgggcaa
    16981 cgtgccgttg aacgctcggc cgggattgaa gcagccactc agctggggcg tgcgttggcg
    17041 ttgcttgaac agcaggaaga ctcagttgac cgcgaccgca tggaaaccaa gatccagacc
    17101 ttgcgggccg gcgttctgcg ctcgaccgct ggcatcgcgg ccgatgaaac gggggcggtg
    17161 tatgcccgga tccgcgacct gtgcaatcgg ctgggcgaaa ccgaacaatt attccctgtg
    17221 ctcaatggtc tctatgcgta tcatctggtc cgcggcgaat acgaccttgc caaggacgtc
    17281 gcggcgcagt tgctggacct gtccaagctg accgacgaaa cgcatcacat aatgattgcc
    17341 catcgggcca tgggtgccgt cttgttgcat atcgggcagc aggacgccgc ctatgcacat
    17401 ctgcgacaag cgttgcactt gtatgatcct cagcagcaca gccgtcttgc ctatgtctac
    17461 ggcacggatc atgctgccat tacatcctgc ttcctgagca tgacggtctg gttgcgcgga
    17521 gaacccgacc gcgcgctcga gatccagcat caggcgatct cggcggcgca gaaactcaat
    17581 cacgctcata gcctggcaca gacgctgaca tatctgtgta tgttgcacct gttgcggcgt
    17641 gaacctgaac aggtttacga cgttgccgcg cgccttgagg aactggcaac caaacacacc
    17701 ttccccttca tgacactgac ggcgaatgtc tggcggtgtt gggcggacgc gcagatcaag
    17761 ccaggcccgg aaacgatccg agcaatgcgc gacgcgtccg aagcctggtg ggccagcggg
    17821 gccggaaact acaaaccggt gttcctgacg gcccttgccg aagcgtcatt gaaggcgaac
    17881 gacccgaagg cggctcagcg cctgctggat gaagcccgtg aacagcaggt tctgaccaat
    17941 gaagcctggg ctcagcccga gacggatcgg atacaggcgt tggtgcgctc catgggcact
    18001 gccgcagatg atctgttcac ggaggctctg gaaaccgcac gcaaacagca ggcaagaatg
    18061 ttcgaactgc gcacagcggt ggattacgtg caaacctgcg accgctttgg ctgcacgccg
    18121 gcctcgccgc cggatcttgg aaagattctg gctatgatcg ttggcggcgc gcagacccgc
    18181 gatgtcgcgc gggccttgtc tttgctcaat caatcgaaag tgtcgtagag tacttacccg
    18241 gccagttctg cgggcaacac ctttccgttc atcctgtcgc cccgcaggac caaaggcgaa
    18301 atgctgcgct gtttcaactc ggttgcaact cgtcctggta tccgaacaac gcaggttgac
    18361 cacccgtgtg cagcagaaca actttctgac cttttttgat gatgccttgt tcaagcagtc
    18421 caagaagccc cgcaaaggtt ttggcagaat aaacagggtc aagaaagatg ccttcggagc
    18481 gcgccatcag ggtcaacgcc tcgcgggttg ctcgaccgac ccgcccatat ccgggtgcca
    18541 aagcgccgtc ccaggtacag atgtcttcca tgaccaaagc agggtcgaaa cccatcatgg
    18601 tcgccaatcg cctcaggacc ttttgcagac gcgcgtgctg ctggttctga tcgcgacgca
    18661 cgcatatgcc gtagaccggc gcagactgcc cgactaaacg caatccggcc aggaacccgc
    18721 catgggttgc cccgcttcca gacggcacca ctgcggcgtc gaaatcgctg atctgagtat
    18781 gcaactcggc cgcccccgcc acatagccca atgcccccag cggagggtga tcgatgccca
    18841 gatggatcac gtatggtttt cgacccatag caactagatc ctcggcacgt tcgtgaagag
    18901 cgccgtcagc gcccgcctcg tcctcacccc tgggatagcc aatatgttcc gcccccagaa
    18961 gctgtgccag aagaacattt ccggatcgat ggtagtattc gcccatattc gtcacgcggt
    19021 cctccaattg aagaacggat gacattccca gctttgccgc cgcaactgcc gcagtgcgca
    19081 cgaaattgga ttgcacggca cctgtgatca ggatggtgtc cgcccgctgc ctcagcgcct
    19141 cgcccatata aaattccagc tggcgggtct tgtttccgcc gaagctgagc ccggtcaggt
    19201 cgtcgcgctt gatccacagg tccagcccca gttggtcaga aagacgctca agccgttcga
    19261 ccggtgtgac cgatgtcatc aaccttgcgc ggggatagtt tgaaagcgct gcgtctatca
    19321 tggaccaggt gcccttcatt ttcatgcaaa agactcgtgc cgatggatgg cactgctgat
    19381 caggatagtg aggttttgga aagcgtggaa gacagccggt cacgcgcaaa agcgtccgac
    19441 tggagccccc gttgaagcgg gccagtttcg gatcacgggt tttccgtgaa tttgcaacgt
    19501 caaagtgtcc ggtcgacggt gatcaatcac ctctcgctgg tgtcgctttc ggcgtagttg
    19561 cgcaaatcgt ccatgtcggc gatatccgcg tggttcctgt tgatcttgac gccaacgggt
    19621 ttcaaccgcg aaaacgcgcg gctcaggctt tcgggcttca tccccagacg tccggcgatc
    19681 agcatcttgt cgtaaggcag ttccacctcg cagtgaccgg actcgcgatc gcacaggttc
    19741 aacagaaact ctgcaacgcg ttgcgccccg gtttgcgcct tcaattgctc cagctgcgcc
    19801 accagagcat gcagatgcgt gaacgtcgca gccagaattg aaacgccgat ttccgggtct
    19861 tccttcatca gggacagcag caccgggctg ggaatgtgca tcacttcaca ggctgagacg
    19921 gcttcggcgg acacgggata cggcacgttg cgcagcgcaa cggcctcacc aaagctttct
    19981 ccgcgggtga aaacgctcac caccgcttcc gccccggtcg gagagatacg gaacagcttg
    20041 acccaacccg ccagcacgac gtgcacggcc ttggcttctt cctcttgcag aaagatcgtc
    20101 tcgccacggt catattgccg ccaaatcgct tgccgcagca atgtatccac atgctgatcc
    20161 ggcaagctgc gcagaagcag agactgccgc gcaatcgcct tttgtgcctc gtgtgacatg
    20221 aaggcactcc cttcttcatc cagtccgggc gatggcccgg gatatcatcc ccaatgccct
    20281 gctatgccaa agccggcgtg gcagtgccag cctttttctt gaagatcaac ttgacaattg
    20341 tcatgtcaca gagcccgtcg ctgtcctagg tttggttcac agccagttat ccggggagca
    20401 tgtcagatgg atttcgagcg atttttcagc cagagcctcg acgctttgaa agatgaaggg
    20461 aactatcggg ttttcatcga cttgcagcga cgttgcggag ccttcccgaa cgctcgccag
    20521 accgatggtt cgatccagcg ggatgtgcgt atctggtgct cgaatgacta ccttggaatg
    20581 gggcaacacc ctgcggtcat caacgccatg cacgatgcgc tggagcgttg tggcgccggt
    20641 gcgggcggaa cgcgcaacat ttcgggcacg acgcatgacc acgttctgct tgaggcagaa
    20701 ttggcagatc tccatggcaa agaggccgct ttgctgttca cctcgggcta tgtatcaaac
    20761 tgggccgctc tgggaacgct ggctgcgaag atccccggtc tgatcgtttt ctctgatgcg
    20821 ctgaaccatg cctcgatgat cgaaggcatc cgccactcac gggcgcagaa ggtgatatgg
    20881 aaacataacg accttgcgga tctggaggcc aaactggccg ccgccgaccc cgacgcgccc
    20941 aagatgatcg cctttgaatc cgtctattcc atggatggtg atatcgcgcc gatcaaggaa
    21001 atctgcgacc tggccgagaa atacggcgcg atgacctatc tggacgaagt tcacgccgtc
    21061 ggcctctatg gcccgcgcgg tggtggcatt gccgagcgtg agggcctgat ggatcgcctg
    21121 accgtgatcg aaggcacgct gggcaaggcc ttcggcgtgg ttggcggcta catcgcagcc
    21181 tccgcagcgc tgtgcgattt cgttcgcagt tttgctagcg gcttcatctt taccacggcc
    21241 ctgccgcctt cgatcgcggc cggtgctgcc gcatctatcc ggcatctgaa gcagtcaagc
    21301 gccgagcgtg atctgcaaaa agcccgtgtg gatcaggtgc gcgcccgtct ggatgcggaa
    21361 gggataccgc atctgccgaa ccccagccat atcatcccgg tgatggtggg cgacccgctg
    21421 aagtgcaagt tcatctcgga tacgcttctt gaagaattcg gcatctatat ccagccgatc
    21481 aactatccca ctgtccccaa aggcaccgaa cgtttgcgga tcacgccgtc cccggtccac
    21541 acagatgagg atatcgatca tctggtcggt gctttgtcgg cgctctggca gcgttgtcag
    21601 atcgcgcgga tcccactggc cgctcagtaa tcaaggcccc cctttgcttg acttatgccg
    21661 cctctcgggg cggcattttt ttgcctcaga tcaggtagag cgcaaagatc actactgaaa
    21721 atcccgtcaa caccatggtg aacccacgca gccagctttg gctgttctcc aaatccagat
    21781 agtgtttcag gatcacgcgg gccttgatca gcgccaacaa caggataccg ccagcaatga
    21841 tcgcggtcgg tgccccaatc aaggtcagca gcgcggatcc cacgctgagt gccaagagcc
    21901 caagccacgc ctgggtcaga gagttcggcg acctctgacg tgaactgttc gtcaaagatg
    21961 aaggttgggc catccgacta tcccagcaga tagatcactg gaaacagcat gatccagacc
    22021 aggtccacca tgtgccagaa ctgcgcgccc gcttcgacgt tactggggtc gtcgcgccag
    22081 gacaccagca acagaattcc aaccccggcg aggacatgcg cggcatgaaa gccggtcagc
    22141 atatagtaga acagaaagaa tggatgcgtt tcgtatccta tcccctgaga cgccttgtcg
    22201 gcgtattccg tacccttgat gatcaggaac acgacaccca gaagcgcggc aaagatcaac
    22261 gccaaacggg cccgcaaacg ttgcatgctc cgccgccaat gcaacgcctg tgcggccaga
    22321 tagccggatg tcaccaatac cgccgtgttc aaggccgcac ccgtgcgatg cagatgcgac
    22381 tgcgcctcgg caaagcccgc cggatcggtc agacgtaccc ccatgaaggc gatcatcccc
    22441 gcgccaaaga ccagcagttc cgaaatgatc agaacccaca tcaggaactc gcccggcagt
    22501 tcgttgatca gaggggcatc actcatccgc cgaccaactg gcgatagatc tgcggcaggg
    22561 ccatggtcag gcgatgcgga tctggaatga cggcgaaacc gccctgcccg aacatgcgcg
    22621 gaaaccagct tttgccggtt ttatcgatgg taacgccgaa caccgactgt ccggcccggc
    22681 gcgcctcgcg tatggccatg caggtatctt cgatgccgtg gcgcccctcg tagtgatcca
    22741 ggtcgtttgg ctttccgtcg gtaatgacca gcagcaatcg gcgcttgcgg gactggctgg
    22801 ccagatctgc tgaacagtgt cggattgccg cgcccaacct tgtataatgt ccggggcgca
    22861 gcgacgcgat gcgctgttca actttggttc ccatcggttc gtcaaaccgt ttgcaacgct
    22921 gcacatagac gcgctgacgc ttgagggagc tgaacgcatg aatggcgaaa tcgtcaccgc
    22981 aagcattcag gccccaggcc aaggccgcca gcgcctcgcg ttcgatatcg atcacggcgc
    23041 ggcctgtgac cgcgctttcg gtggatcggc tgacatccag aaggatcgac accgccagat
    23101 cgcgggcctc ggggcgggat tgcatccaga cgcgttccgt cccttcacca tttgcgcagc
    23161 ggtcaacctg cgcccgaact gcggcttcca tatccagctg gtccccgtcc agatggcccc
    23221 gggtcatcac gcgccccggg cgcagtgcct cgaattggcg cttgacggca cgaatgcgcc
    23281 gcgcagtggc cggatccttg ccgaactcgg cagcatcgtc gcggatatcg gcatccgaaa
    23341 gcagaacgtt cacatgatcc ggcaggtatt gacccgtccg cacgtcccat tcgggatata
    23401 gaatacggcc tgacaggcgt tcgcggttga cgtcttcggg cgccagatca aggtgaagct
    23461 tcaacctggt aggcggcgcc tttgagatct gaccaagacc gatctcttcc tgatcgtcag
    23521 ccgccttctt ggcgttgtcg ggatcgtcgt catcgatgcg acggttgata ttcagaaact
    23581 cggcccaact gaggatggct tcgaacttgt gcagaatgaa actgtcgctg cgctcggcct
    23641 gatccgattt gcggcgccgg gcacggtgtg tcttttcgcc ggattcctct ggcgggcctt
    23701 cggtatcggg gttttcaacc tcgttgtgtt ccgagaaccc aactgcgcgc aactccggcc
    23761 acaggggaac cgggcgcaac ggctgatagc cgcgcggggc gatcaggtcg tcgtcaagtg
    23821 ccagaaggtg ctcggcctga tccgacaggg gcttgggatc gcccagcata tgacggatca
    23881 gttcttcgac cgcggcctcg gcaggcggca ggctggggat gtcgcgctga tacagcacac
    23941 ccttgcacag ctcggtatac agcggacgca agcctggcgc atcgtccaga gtcgcctcga
    24001 ccatatgccg ggcggcgatc aaggcacgca ggtcggcacg cagaggatct tcttcgtcaa
    24061 ttcgggttcc ggcatgggcc gcggcggcgg ccaaccagac atagagcgcg ccgtttgcct
    24121 cgcgcgcggg gaatactgcc agacggtcgg gcagacgcaa aatctctccg tcgaacgagg
    24181 cgcgcggcat caattccact tcggttgcaa gtttgcggcg ccaactcagg cggtggcgcg
    24241 aaacctcggg tgagaccggg cgcaattcaa cgcccggact acccccaagc ccccgaaaga
    24301 ggactgccag ccgccccgcg acctcggaaa ggtcgaccgc ggctccaaca tgcacctggg
    24361 gtgcatcgag gcggctggca agggtgtgcc acagtttccc gatggtttct tcgggttccc
    24421 atggctcaaa gtcgatcctg accatcgccg gcctcaccca aagacggcgg tgacaagatc
    24481 gaggagcccg cgtttgatat cctcgtcatc ggtcagaggt tcgatcatgg cggcaaggat
    24541 ggcgcggtcg gtggacatgc cctgcgcgat cagcgtcgca gcatagacga ccagccgggt
    24601 ggacacgcct tcctcgaggt cctgaccctt gagcccgcgc agcttgcccg ccaaccgcac
    24661 cagcggctta cagcgttcca gcggcaggcc gctttcctgc gcgaccactt cggcttccat
    24721 ctgaggcgag ggaaagtcga actccaacga gatgaaccgt tggcgggtcg aaggtttcag
    24781 ggttttcagg atgttctgat agccggggtt gtaggacgcc accagcatga aaccgggcgc
    24841 ggcctcaagc tcttccccgg tgcggtcgat cggcaggatg cgccgatcgt cggtcagcgg
    24901 gtgcagcacc acggtcacgt ccttgcgggc ctcgaccacc tcgtcgagat agcagatcgc
    24961 accttcgcgc accgcgcggg tcagggggcc atcgacccag acggtttcgc cgcccttcag
    25021 cagatagcgc ccgatcaggt cggcggcagc gagatcgtcg tggcaggcca ctgtgtaaag
    25081 cgggcggcca agcttcgcgg ccatatgggc gacaaaccgg gtcttgccgc aacccgtcgg
    25141 gcctttcagc agaaccggca ggtcgttttt gtaagcggcg ttgaagacgt cgcactcatc
    25201 gccctggggc aggtagaagg gggcgtttgc cgccccctct ttcaggttca tggagccatc
    25261 catatccatc actccgcagg ggtttcagcc gcgccgggtt cgatgacctc tttgcgggga
    25321 acccagatcg aatagatgaa cagcagcgcc ccgaggacaa cgaccagacc agagccaaga
    25381 cgcatccagt agaagatcgc gatctggtcc tgtacgtcca tgaagtagtc tccgaccacg
    25441 cgctgcatat gtgtctgcac ggtgccgccg aaggtcaaca cgaaggtcat gaagaccatg
    25501 ccgctggtca tcagccagaa cgagcccatg ttcagaacct gattgtaggg atcacggttc
    25561 ttcaggatcg gcatcgcata gctgaagatc gccaggttga ggcagacata ggcgccgtag
    25621 aaggccaggt gaccgtgggc tgcggtgatc tgcgtgccgt gggtgtagta gttaaccccg
    25681 tgcagcgtgt gcaggaagcc ccagacaccg gcaccgaaga aggccagcgt ggcacagccc
    25741 agcgaccaca gcagcgcggc cttgttgggg tggtcccggc ggcccttcca gaccatgacg
    25801 aaggcaaagg ccatcatcgc gaagaagggg atcacctcga ggctcgagaa gatcgaaccg
    25861 atccactgcc agtatgccgg cgtgccgatc cagtaatagt ggtggccggt gccgaggatg
    25921 cccgagaaca gcgcggcggc gacgatgacg tatagccatt tttcgactac ctcacggtca
    25981 acaccggtca gcttgagcat cagataggcc aggatcgagg ccatgatcag ctcccacacg
    26041 ccttcgaccc acaggtggac gacataccac cagtattgct tgtccagcga caggttgccc
    26101 gggttgtaga aggcgaacag gaacagcagc gccagacccc aaaggcccag aagcaggatg
    26161 ttggtaatgg ctgtcttctt gcctttcaga acggtcatcg acacgttgta aaggaagatc
    26221 aatgcagcca cgacgatacc ggccttgacc catttgggct gttccaggaa ctcacgccct
    26281 tctttgccca gcagccagtt gccttcgaac aggttgaaga cataggtgac gaccacgccc
    26341 aacgtaccga caacaaggat gatcagttgc agataggcca gcttgggcga gtggatctcg
    26401 cgctcggctt cttccgggat caggaagtag gccgcaccga aaaagcctag gatcagccag
    26461 acgatcagag agttggtgtg cagcatccgc acgatgttga acggcagaag ctcactcagg
    26521 aaattgggga atacatagat gaaaccggcc agaaggccgc caatcacctg tatcgcgaac
    26581 aacgccatgg ctaccgcaaa gtaggcatag gcgatttttt gggattcgta tttcattgtt
    26641 tcgttccctt tctcagcctg cctcgttggg cggccagccc tgcgcgtcga tattgtccgt
    26701 ccagatcagg aagttggtca ggtcacggag ttcttcgtcg ctgaggttga aattgggcat
    26761 ctgccgacga ccgggaatgc cggtcggttg tgcttccatc cagcccttga gggattcaaa
    26821 ggctgattcc gggtcgtcca gcacgcccca gcgggtcatc acgttgccga cttcgggggc
    26881 aaagtaggcc ccttcaccca gaatcgaatg acagttcaca caggcgtgtt tttcccagac
    26941 atgtttaccc cgaaccacac tgtcatcgag tttcgcggca ttttcagaat tgacgatata
    27001 ccagtgggaa tgggccgaaa gggccagaaa gatgagaatg aagaacagtg acccgccata
    27061 aaaaatattg cgggccatgc tctttgtcat gacgtctcgc attgcgctct cctttgcgca
    27121 gattagctag tgtcagcaac atgacgggcg ggacgcggta gtgccttaac gaaagtcaag
    27181 acctgtcacg agatcaaccg gacggttcag aattgaacga tttggaccgg ctgatcgtca
    27241 ggggaagaag agctgccagt caatttgcga acagcatttc cgtattgagt gttctctcca
    27301 ttgaatggcc attgaattga cgcaagtatt tgccaagcag tatggaagga aggaaagtca
    27361 gcgcactttc cttgctgtgt caagatttcc ggtgcctcgg tagcgccaat ggttaaaagg
    27421 taagaatatg gcaaactatt cctatattgg ttacgccccc ggggtcatta cggtcgattt
    27481 caacttcggc cccgatttca ttacgcttga ccccaattac gaccccgcaa cagaccgtcg
    27541 tgtatttgat gtaaccgatg cagctggcgg aacgatcctg aacggggcga accctctgcc
    27601 cgataccggc actgtgttca atggtgaccg attcaacaac gaaaacggtg acgacgccac
    27661 gcaaacaggt gtggtgacca acctggacgg atcgaccact tttgccaacg gagacatcta
    27721 ccttgaagaa tcctattccc tgaccaatcc atcgggcgga acgatcgatg tgtttcgggt
    27781 cgaagtcgag ggcacattgg ttggctacat cacgtccgag cccctggttc cgggcctgac
    27841 ctatacgttc caggtttcga acgttacccc gaccaacgcc cctgacacga cggacccaac
    27901 cacgattgtc gatgtacctt gctttgttgc cggaacacgg atcatgaccc caaccggtcc
    27961 aactccgatc gaggatctga aagttggcga tgtcgttttg accgcggaca atgggccgca
    28021 acacatacgc tggattggca cgcgacatct ggaccaagcg gcgcttcgcg cccgtcccag
    28081 gctgaagccc atccggatcg aggccggttc actgggcgat cagttgcccg agcgtgatct
    28141 gttcgtgtca ccgcaacacc gcatgctggt ccggtcgccg attgcggtca gaatgttcga
    28201 cgccgaagaa gttcttgttc ctgctcacat tcttgtcggc gtgcccggca tttcattcgc
    28261 tgatgacacc cgtgcggtga cctatgtcca tcttttgttc gaccgtcacg aaatcatcta
    28321 tgcggaaggc gcaccctccg aaagcctgct taccggcgcg caggccttgt ccagtgttca
    28381 cccggacgca cgggcggaaa ttcttgaatt gttccctgaa ttggatcagt gcaattacgt
    28441 tccgctggcc gcacgacgga taccggaaaa agggaaacgc gctcgtgcct tggtccatcg
    28501 tcatatcaag aacgcgcggc cgctgatcgc tgaacgataa gcgccgcccg aacagacttc
    28561 aggactgttg cacggcgcgg gggccggtca gggcaggcca catggcaaac agatacagcc
    28621 ccattgccgc gatccaaaat ccatccgcag tcagcatcgc cgctatgtac cctcccgcca
    28681 tgtcggatcc cagccaacgc acaagcgctg caaccgccat caagccatag gcaatcgcca
    28741 tgggctttgg cgcgacaagg gggcgaccgc tgtggcctaa ggcggcgcgg ctcattacgg
    28801 caagggtcat gccgccaacg caaccaatac ccagaacgtg gagcgcgccg atctcatttc
    28861 ccattccaat ggcagccatc ccccagagaa ccagacccag ggccagcatc ccgaggccca
    28921 gatgcagggc gatcaggatc ggttgacgca aagcccagcc tgttctccaa cgcgccatgc
    28981 gtagcagttg aacaaagccc atcaccaaag caacagctcc cgcaacaggc ccgacatcaa
    29041 gtgcaagcac aagcaggggc agcagcagcg ccagaatcat cgtcgccctg tccagccagg
    29101 ccacggttac cggccacgat gcttcgggtt gacccgctct tttcatggca ttgcgagtaa
    29161 aagcgggcgt aatccggccg cccaggatcg cgatcatcga acacaatgtc aaaagcccgg
    29221 cccggatgcc ggtgttcaac gtatccaccg tgacccccat ccattccaaa tggaccatta
    29281 cattcgaggc cagcatcaga accagaagat acagaaacac catattctgg ggcttgggtc
    29341 gacgaaccag ttgactggca atcttcagcg ccagaatggg gacaaagctc aggtccacaa
    29401 cagcgacgaa caagggtggc aacactccgg aaaaccagac cgccagacgc ccggccatcc
    29461 agatcaatgc gacaagcgtg ataaaacggg cccgcgcctc gggcgcaccg gtccagttcg
    29521 gcacggcggt cagaaaaaat ccccccaagg cggccgttgc atatccaaaa atcatctcat
    29581 gcgcatgcca catcaccggg ggcatcgcat agctttggtc catatagggc atcagtccgt
    29641 cgagcgacgc caaccatacg ccccacgcga cccctgcaaa cataccgtaa agacccgccg
    29701 aaagaaaaaa gacccggaac ccttcactga aaacacgcgc gattacagct gtcatgcctg
    29761 ctctccatag ctttttccgc cgttgaacaa tgtgtattgc ccacaagacc cggcgccctt
    29821 aaccaaaatc aagaccgggc ttaaacatgt gtgaaaaaca caagttttat tgggggtttt
    29881 gatccgtgtt ttctgtccaa agtgcctggt ctgcgccctt cccgttgact ttggtcaagg
    29941 atgacatcca cgtgatgttt cactctcgac accgcctcac cacgcatatg gagagtgatc
    30001 atgtcacttg gaatcagcta caacaaaccc ggccgcgcct tcggggtcgg attggcaatg
    30061 ttgttgggca gcgtcgctgc tccgactttc gccgaagagc caactttgag cgaagaagcc
    30121 tttgaatcgt ctaaacagct ctatttcgaa caatgcgcag gctgccacgg cgtcttgcgc
    30181 aaaggtgcca cgggtaaaaa cctggaaccg cattggaaaa agaccgccgc cgacggcaca
    30241 gtaacagaag gcggcaccct ccaactgggg caggaacgtc ttgaaaagat tatcgcctgg
    30301 ggtaccgaag gcggcatgaa caacttctcg gacatcatga ccgagcagga aatcaaggat
    30361 atggcgacct acatcatgat ggagccgcca aaaccacctg aaatgtcgct ggaacagatg
    30421 atggcgacgc gtaaggtcta tgtcgaagaa gaggactatc cgaccgagcc gctgcacggc
    30481 cgcaactggg aaaacttctt tgtcgtcatc gaacgtgacg tcggcaaggt ggccgtgatc
    30541 gacggcgaca ccaaagaagt gctgacgcac atccccaccg gctatgcagt gcacgttctg
    30601 aaagcatccg agcaccactc gctggaagag cctgaacagc ctggccggtt ctggtacacc
    30661 atgggtcgcg acggcaagat gaccaagatc gacctttggc agacgccgga caagatgttg
    30721 gtatccgaag tcaagattgc atatgacgcc cgtgacgtcg ccgtttccgg cgatggtaaa
    30781 tacgtcatcg gtggtggcta ctggccgccg cactttgcaa tcgttgatgc ccagaccatg
    30841 gaaccggtca aggtcgtatc gacccgcggc gtgaacgttg acggcgagta tgtggaagaa
    30901 gcccgggtgg ctgccatcta caccactccg aacgaaccca cctggatcgt tgcagtgaaa
    30961 gaactgggac agctgtggca ggtcgattat accgatctgg acaacctgcg gatcgacaag
    31021 atcgacagcg ccaagttcct gcatgacggg ttctttgacc cgacaggccg ttacttccag
    31081 atcgctgcaa acgcgtcgaa caagatggtg gttgtcgata ccgaaaccca caagcttgag
    31141 gcgatgatcg acacagccgc gctgccgcac cctggtccgg gcgccaactg ggtcgacccg
    31201 aactgtggcc ctgtcgctgg tacaacccac cttggcgttg gcaccgtgac tgtctggggg
    31261 aacgatccgg aaaaccgtcc ggatgatgcc tggaagatct gctacgaagt ggaaaccgac
    31321 ggccccggcc tgtttgtccg cacccacccg aattcggact acatctgggc tgaccagacc
    31381 aagcacccgg agcctgagat tcagcaatct gtgcaggtca tctcgaaaga gaccggtgag
    31441 atcgtgaaaa ccatccagat caccgaagac gaaggcagcg ccgctgttca cttcgaattc
    31501 aacgcggatg gcaccgaggt ctgggtctct aagtggaacc tgtcggactc gaaggaaccc
    31561 aacggtcaga tcgtgatctt cgacgcgaag acgctggaag aaatcggtcg gattgagggg
    31621 ctttacgccc cgaccggcaa gttcaacgtc tacaaccggt cgaaccacgt cacctgacga
    31681 ggtcaggacg actacaggaa agggcgggcc cctcgcccgc cctttccttg tttgagtcat
    31741 cagccaaact caccggcctg ccaccaaggg ccagacaata cagccaaaac ggagcccgga
    31801 tatgacctcc gaaccggaaa agaaaaaacc gatctggcgc cggtatttcc tatggggaat
    31861 gcctgtggcc ggtatcgccg gggcctttgc cgccggcatc atcttctggg gcgggttcaa
    31921 caccgcaatg gaagccacaa acaccaagga attctgtatc tcatgtcacg agatgcgaga
    31981 ttttgtttac gaagaataca ccggcacgat ccatgacgtg aaccggtcgg gcgtgggggc
    32041 tgtctgttcc gactgccacg tgcccaaaga ctggacccat aagatgatcc gtaagatcaa
    32101 ggcgtccaaa gagctgtatg gcaagatggt cggtaccatc aacacccgtg aaaagttcga
    32161 ggccaaacgt gtacatctgg ccatgaacga atgggagcgg atgaaggcca cagactcgcg
    32221 cgaatgccgc aactgtcacg atttcgaatc gatgatgccc gaattccaga aaccacgcgc
    32281 ccgtcagcag cacctcaatg cgatgactgt cggacagacc tgtatcgact gccacaaggg
    32341 gattgcacac tcggatgcac gcgaacgggc ggacgaagag tatctggaaa agcttgaagc
    32401 accgaacccg gacttcatcc ggcccatccc tccggaatat ctggccagtc tcgaaaagat
    32461 cgaagccaaa gaggccgctg aagcagaagc agaaaaagcc gccaaaaagg ctcagcaaga
    32521 ggccgttcaa gcccagatcg cagcggctgt tgacgctgct ttagacgaag aacgcgcaaa
    32581 aacctccggt gaagacgccg cggcgccctc tggcggcgca agcgacgttg ggtccaacat
    32641 cgactggaac gcagtggccg cggcggatct gaaactcttc taccctggtc aggcctcgtt
    32701 tgaatgggtc cagaatggca agttccatgg tggcgcgcgc cccctgacca aaggcgggga
    32761 tcagtgcacc acctgtcacg ccaaggaact ggacaccatc ggcaacaaga tcgttgcggg
    32821 tggagatctt gagccaaccc cgattccggg caaacgcggt gtcatcgatg caaccgttca
    32881 ggcggcgcat gacgacgaaa acctgtacat tcgcctgcaa tggccggacg cgggtcacaa
    32941 ccctgccccg ttcgtcgatg gcggcaagat ggacccggac aaccagataa aggttgccat
    33001 gatgattacc ggcactggta tcgagcttgg cgatcaggtg ggatgctggg cttcgtgcca
    33061 cgccgacaac acctatatgc cttttgcgcc cgaagtggat gcgatcgcct ccaatgcgga
    33121 tgttgccggt cgcctcaatg ccacggacac cgttaccaag tacatcagcg aaagccgcac
    33181 ggatgttgag atcaaaggtc gccgcggcaa gaccctgggg ggctgggaca agctgaaggc
    33241 cgaggaacag atcgagcagt atctggccga cggcacctat cttgacctga tgcgtgtcta
    33301 cgccgacgga agcgccacca atggctatct gttggagcag cgcgtggtca atgatggtga
    33361 aatcgccgca tcggccgaac tgtccggtgg catgtggacc gtggtgttta cacgccccct
    33421 gaattcgggc gcgcccggtg atgtgccatt ggaggcgggc aaaacctata ccgttggctt
    33481 tgccatccac gacgatttta ccgccgcacg gttccaccac gtgacgctga ataccagcct
    33541 ggcgctggat gatgacagcg cgttcatcaa cgtagtcaaa caatgacgga tcggggccgg
    33601 gtaatccggc cccggccact tttggaaagg agacatggac catgaaaccc cttcgccttc
    33661 ttcccgcgct gctgcttctg gccgcgcccg cctgggcgga cgaaaccgcc gaaatctgtg
    33721 ccgaggccga agagcgctat gtcgagttgt tcggtcagcc ttcgtcggcc gtcgaagacg
    33781 ccgaagtggt gctgatgtac aaatacaatt tttgcccatc cgaattgacg gtgaaggcag
    33841 gcacaactgt ccgatgggtg aatgtcgaca aacgcaccag ccattccgtt ctgttgaagg
    33901 atggcagcca acctgaaagt gatcggctgt tccccgagga atcggttgaa ctgacctttc
    33961 tcacgcccgg cccacaggac tatctgtgcg gcccgcattg ggagacacag aacatgatcg
    34021 gaatgatcac cgtcgaaccc tgaaacaagg cacaatacag gcaagatgaa ggagcgcggg
    34081 cgcaaatccc gcgctcctta acttatgtca aggaggttgg ttttcgattg ggccaatctt
    34141 cccccatgac acgcccggtc cacccagcaa cgtcttgcaa acgcaacgga tctgcatggg
    34201 atcccgggtc tcgaagactt tcagaccaag cgagtttgca catgagcggt aaggtttttc
    34261 tgattggcgc aggccccggc gaccccgagc taatgaccct gcgcgcactg cggatgctgc
    34321 aagaagcgga cgtcgtggtt tatgaccggc tggtgtccgc cgacattctg aacttgcacg
    34381 cggaaggcgc ccggctgatc cctgtcggca aggcccccaa atgccacacc gttccgcagg
    34441 accgcatcaa cgaaatactg cttgaagaag ccagcgcagg tcacacggtt gcccggctga
    34501 aaggcggcga ccccatgatc tttggtcgcg gctcggaaga ggctgcctat ctgatggccc
    34561 gcggtgtcgc tgtccaatac gcaccgggca tcacggcagc ccagggggcg tcttgttcga
    34621 cgggtgtgcc gctgacccat cgcgggctgg cgacctcggt tcaatatgtc accggacatc
    34681 ggcaggccga caaagtactg gatctggact ggaaacgtct tgccgatccg gactcgacac
    34741 tggtggtcta catgggcgtc gccaatatcg gtcagatcgc catggggttg atgaccgaaa
    34801 acctgccggg ctcgacgccg gttctggcgg tgggcaaggc cacgacacct gatgagcgtc
    34861 gtcttgtgtc acggcttgac cagctggcca cggatgttcg cgcggccgac ctgaaggcgc
    34921 cgacgctgtt tatcattggc aaggtggttt cgctttatgc cgaacggcct gtggccgagc
    34981 ttctggaaca ggcccatggc taagctggga agacgagatc aggggattgt ccaaacatgc
    35041 accgacagat cgccggggcg ctcggggtgg gcggcgcgaa cctgtctgac cattgccgtt
    35101 ctggccgcga cctctgcttt cgcggcggat gtcatcgatc ccgataccct gaaaagactt
    35161 gtgcatcagg attgcggttc ctgtcacggc ctgtccctga aaggcggtct tggtcccgat
    35221 ctgcgcagtg agacacttga acattacgac gcggatgttt tgaccagcgt catccttgac
    35281 ggcatccccg acaccgcgat gcccccatgg cggcccctga tcagtgaaga agaggccgaa
    35341 tggatcgccc gttacctgct ggaacaggag gcacaatgaa acatttcatt cttggccttg
    35401 cagccacatt gatgatcacc acagcgcagg ctgaaccgac cgcgacaggc gaccttggtc
    35461 tggtcatcga acgcgccaag ggctcggtgc ttcttgtgga tcaatccgac cgtgcagctc
    35521 tggcccggat cgagggattg ggtgatctgt cgcatgcgtc tttggtctat tcgcctgatg
    35581 aacggtttgc ctatgtgttt ggccgcgacg gcgggctgac caagatcgac atcgtgaccc
    35641 gccatatcgt gaaccgcgtc gtgcaggccg gcaacgccat cggcggggcg atttcggacg
    35701 atggcaagct tgtggccgtg tcgaattacg aacccggcgg cgtgcgtgtg tttaatgcgg
    35761 acacgcttga gatggtcgct gacatcccga ccgacagcaa aaccatcggc ctggtcgatg
    35821 cgccgggtcg gcggttcgtt ttcacgatgt gggacactgg ggaaacctgg attgccgatt
    35881 tcgcaaaagg cacaccagag atcaccaaga tcccagacat gggcaagaac ccctatgacg
    35941 cgctgatcac tgccaatggc cgcacctata tcaccggtct gtttggcgag gacggcctga
    36001 ccgcgctgga tctgtgggcc gaaacacccg aaccgatccg ggttcttccc gattacgggc
    36061 gtggtcagga agaaatgccg gtctacaaga tgcctcatct ggaaggctgg gcgctgacgg
    36121 gccgagagtt cgttttgccc gctgtcggcc atcacgaggt tctgtggatc gacgccgaca
    36181 ctctgaccga aacgggacgg accaaaaccc acgggcaacc ggtctttgcc atggcccgcc
    36241 ccgatggacg gcaggtctgg gtgaatttcg cccacccgct gaatgacact attcaggtga
    36301 tcgacagtgt cagcaaacag atcatccacg aattcaagcc cggccccgca gtcttgcaca
    36361 tggagttcac gccgcgcggg catgaagtct ggatcagcgt gcgcgacgcc aacaaggtca
    36421 tggtctacga cacgcacagt tttgaaaaac tgcgcgagat cgacgccgac agcccgtctg
    36481 gcatcttctt caccgcccgt gcgcacagaa cggggctgta aacgatgcga catatcacgg
    36541 acccgatcga ccgtcgcctg ctggacgaat ttcagcgcga cttcccgatc accgagagac
    36601 cgttccagat gctgggtaac gcactcgggc tggacgaagc agaagtcatt catcgcttgt
    36661 cccggatgcg cgccacgggc cgtattacac gggttggcgc caccatcaca cccggcgcgg
    36721 tgacggccag cacgctggct gccgtggcgg ctccggaaga tcggttggag gaggttgccg
    36781 ccctgatcga tgccgaaccc ggcgtgaatc acaattatca acgcgaagac gcgtggaacc
    36841 tgtggtttgt tgcgaccgga ccggaccgca cgcatgtcaa cgatactctg gcgcggatca
    36901 gtcgatccac cggattgcag gtgctggacc tgcggctggt acgccctttc aacgtggatc
    36961 ttggttttcg catgactggc ggagtcaaaa acgtacctac ggcgcgaaag gtcgatgcat
    37021 ccgtcatgcg cgagggcgat cgctgcctgc tacagtctct gagttccggg ctgtctttgg
    37081 tctcagaacc ctatgccgct ctggctcgtt cgctgaaacg ggatgtgacc gacgtgatgg
    37141 agcgggtcga agccctgcat gccgccggaa taatctcgcg actcggcgtc attgtgcgtc
    37201 accgggcgct tggctggtcg gccaatgcga tggtggtctg ggacctgccg gcagaacaga
    37261 ttgaaaccgc cggtccggct ttggccgcct tcccgggggt gaccctgtgt tatgagcgta
    37321 atccggttcc cgatgtctgg ccatatcgcc tgtattccat gatccacgcc cgtacacgca
    37381 atgaggcttt ggatgttctg gcgggtgcga ttgcattgcc cgaattggcc ggcgcacgga
    37441 acaaggtcct gttctcaacc cgctgtttca aacagaccgg cgcgctgatt caggcaaagg
    37501 aggtcgccgc atgacgctgg accaaacgga tcgagcgatc ctgaatcgta tgcaagagga
    37561 tctgccgctt acttcgcgcc cttacgcaac cgtcgccaca gagcttggcc tgtccgaggc
    37621 ggaattgctg tcgcgtctga gccgcatgaa aaatgaccgc gtcatcacgc ggttcggtcc
    37681 gtttttcgac gccgcggcca tgggtggggc tttctgcctt tgcgcaatgg ccgttccaga
    37741 cgaagaattc gaaaccgtcc tgaccaaagt caatgcacat cccgaggtgg cacataatta
    37801 tgaacgcacg catcggctga acatgtggtt cgtgctggcc accgaaacgc ccgaggggat
    37861 cgaggccacc gccgatgcca tcgaacggga aacggggatc cgtgttctcc gtttccccaa
    37921 acttcaggaa tttttcatcg gcttccgggt ggcggcatga tcgacgcaac agacagacag
    37981 attatcgagt cgctccaggg tggactgccc ttggtggtcg cgccctatgc gcaggtcgct
    38041 gccgatctgg gcctgagcga ggccaccctg ctggaccggc tggccgcgct gaaggcgcgc
    38101 ggggtgatcc gacggatcgc ggcagccccc aaccattaca agctgggcat gacgtcgaac
    38161 ggcatgaccg tctgggacgt gcaggatgac ctgatcaccg aactgggcgc tcatatcggg
    38221 gcactgcctt tcgtcaccca ttgctatgaa cggccccgcg ccctgcccga ctggccctac
    38281 aacctgttcg ccatggtcca cggcagctcg cgcgatgagg tcgaagacaa acgcgggcag
    38341 attgccgcga ttctgggatc ggcctgctgc ggcagcgaca tcctctattc cacgcgcatc
    38401 ctgaaaaaga ccgggctgcg cctgaaacag aaaggctgaa acatgttccg cctgaccgaa
    38461 tacatgcatc agctggtcaa gccgactccg gtgcgcaaac ggcgccccgg tccggtaaag
    38521 ccggttgtga tctggaacct gacgcggcgc tgcaacctga ggtgccgcca ttgctacacc
    38581 gtctcggcgg atgtcgcgtt cccaggtgag ctcagccatg agcaagccat ggtaaccctt
    38641 gaggatctgg gccagtttcg cgtcccggcc ctgatcctct cgggtgggga accgctggac
    38701 cggttcgatt tcttcgacat cgcaaaacgc gcccgtgatc tggtgccaat gctggccttg
    38761 tcgaccaacg ggacccggat ttacgacgaa accgccgata tgatcgcgga tgtgggcttc
    38821 aactatgtcg gcatttcgct ggacgggatc ggagcgacga atgactggtt tcgcggcgtc
    38881 gagggcgctt ttgcggacgc cctgcgcggc gtgcgagagt gtaaaaagcg cggcatcaag
    38941 gttggcctgc ggttctgcct gaccgaaggc acgcaacatc acttgcctga cttgctgagc
    39001 ctttgtgatg atgaaggtgt cgacaaattc tacctgtcgc atcttgtcta tgcggggcgc
    39061 ggcgacaaga accggggcga agatgccgcg catcagcgca cgcgcaaagg cctggatctg
    39121 ttgctggaac gcgcctggga agccgcatcg ggcggccgtc cgctggatat cgtgaccggg
    39181 aacaacgacg ctgatgccgg atatttcctg aactggattc gcacgcattt cgacgccgaa
    39241 aaggctgcac atgtgcgcgc gcacctggct gcgtggggtg gaaactcaag tggcttgggc
    39301 gttgccaata tcgacaatct cggccgggtc catccggaca cttactggtc tgactacacg
    39361 gtgggcaacg taaagaccaa atcgttttcc gaactctgga ccggcgatga tccgatgctt
    39421 gccatgctcc gcacccgccc acgcccgctg aaggggcgct gcggagcctg cgaactcaag
    39481 gacgtgtgcg gcggcaatac ccgcatccgc gccctgcaat tgaccggtga tccgtgggcc
    39541 gaggatccgg cctgttacct gtccaaccag gaaatcggtg tggatgacgc aggggaacgc
    39601 cttcaggtca caccgtttcg ggggaaaagc catgatccgg cgcatcagtt cttttaagac
    39661 actcacattc ggtacgttgt gctcggtgtt gctggcgggc accgcctggg cggatgccca
    39721 atcggattac gctgaacatt gcgcctcatg ccacggcgag aaccgtctgg gcggggttgg
    39781 ccccgcgctg atccctgaaa cgctcaaacg catgcggggt ccccgggtcg ctgcggtaat
    39841 cgcggaaggg cgcgcggcga cacaaatgcc ggccttctcg cacgagctgg atgctctgca
    39901 aatcgaagag ctggccggtt ggttgaaatc gccgttggaa tccgaccccg aatggggcga
    39961 ggcccagata ttggccagcc ggacgctgga cgaggaatat gtgccggtgg atgcgcccgt
    40021 ctgggacagc gacccgatga acatcacctt ggttgtggaa accggcgatc accatgtcag
    40081 cgttctggac ggcgacacgt tcgaggtttt ggaccggttc gaaaccccct tcgccgtgca
    40141 tggcggcccc aagttcagcc cggatgggcg gtatgtcttc atcatgtcgc gcgatggctg
    40201 ggtccagaag tacgacattt gggcgctgaa acaggtgggc cgcgtgcgtg ccggcctgaa
    40261 cagccgcaac atcgccatgt cgggcgatgg caaatgggtg gccgtggcga actacctgcc
    40321 caacagcctg acggtgttgt ccaccgaaga cctttccgtc gcaaaggtca tcgaggtcaa
    40381 aagcaagaag ggcctgccca gccgcgtctc tgcggtctac caggcccctc cgcgggaaag
    40441 ctttgttctg gcgctgaagg atgtgcccga gatttgggaa gtgttctacg gcgccaatcc
    40501 cccgcaatcc gggcttggtc atgatttccg catcgaaggc cagttcaaga accctgatcc
    40561 attccctgtg cgcaagatca ccacagctga ttatctggac gacttctttt tcgaccagag
    40621 ttatgaatat gtcatggggg cgtcccgcga tggcaagggc gggcaagtga ttgatctggt
    40681 gatcgggcac aaggtggccg atctggattt gcccggaatg ccgcatctgg gctcggggat
    40741 cacatggaaa cacggcgata cgaccgtgat ggccacgccg cacctgacag acggcgccgt
    40801 gtcggtgatc gacatggaaa gctgggaaac cgtcaaacgg atcaagaccg aagggcccgg
    40861 gttcttcatg cgcagccatg agaattcgcc ttatgtctgg gccgatgttt tctttggccc
    40921 caacaaggac gcgatgcacg tcatcgacaa gcaaagcctt gaaatcgtaa agaccctgcg
    40981 ccctgcaccg ggcaagaccg tggcccatgt cgagttcacc agagatggca gccacgcgct
    41041 ggtttcaatc tgggaagatg acggcgcggt gatcgtctat gacgcgcaga cgctggagga
    41101 aatccgccgc ctgccgatgc gcaaaccttc ggggaaatac aatgtctgga acaagatcac
    41161 cttctcggaa ggaaccagcc actgagggga aatggccagt ttggaaactg gccattctgc
    41221 tgtatccggc cacggcgttg accgtggcca tcaacctgtt tttgctcggg cttatcctgc
    41281 acagcgtcgg gttcggcgca atcgaaccgg tgcctgcaat cctctggtcg attccactgg
    41341 gtattcctgc ggcatggctg gccggtcggt ggctgcgtgg attgatggat gaggccgacg
    41401 ggtaggtgca aattttcagg cacctgacct aagtcaagtt tctgcctgaa agaatcccct
    41461 aagtttcaga aaagaacgcc gagctggatt ctcaatgcct accgtccgcc ccccgcatag
    41521 cctgtttgat cgcgtgtccc gcgcggtgtg cggtttggtg ggtattttcc tgttgctttt
    41581 gcagatgctt ggcccggtgc tggcgagtcc cggggacagc atgtggatcg agatctgctc
    41641 ggaggcaggg gcggtctggg ttgaagtgga ccttgaggaa ggcactgatg acccgaccgc
    41701 gccttgcccg aaatgcgccg attgcgcgct gtgcgcggtg acaacggcag ccccgctgcc
    41761 ggatctgccg ctgctgatgc aatccgaaaa tgtacggaca gtacccgctg caatcgggga
    41821 tctgtgcatt ttgtacaact caaggcgact gtggcccgaa acccgaggcc ccccgttcgc
    41881 gacccaagaa gaatctgaac gcgccctgcg cgcgtccgtg gcgtccaccc tagcaaccgg
    41941 aggtgcgccg tggtcgtaag tcgcgcaatc catttcctgc tggctttcac tctgtcctgc
    42001 ctgatggcga tcagcgccca tgccgacagc ctggccagtt tcctgcccga catcgaacct
    42061 gccgatctgg cccccggcgc cgatgccttt ggcccggtgc gcgatgacgt caaggtcgcc
    42121 cccgtcctga agggcggcga gatcattgcc tgggcattcc tgacctcgga ctttgttggc
    42181 acgacgggtt attccggcaa accgatccac gtcgttgccg ccatcgacaa cgacgcggtg
    42241 ttgaccggag tgcaactggt caagcactcg gaacccatcg tgctgatcgg catccccaat
    42301 tcccgcatgg ttgaattgac cgaaggctat gcgggccttg accttaaggt tgaagccgaa
    42361 accgggggtg aggggcacga cctcgacatc atctcgggcg cgacggtcac gatcatggtg
    42421 atcgacgaca gccttgtgcg tggcggtatc aaggtggcgc gtgcattggg tctgggcggc
    42481 ctgtcaccgt tgcaggccga cgggccaaag cgcgaagtcg atatggcgca gaatgcggtc
    42541 catgactggt caaccctttc gggcgacggc tcgatccgtc ggctgacgct ggatgtcggg
    42601 caggtcaatg ccgccttcga ggccaccgga gaccagcgcg cgatcaagcg gcccgaaccg
    42661 ggtgaaccgg atgacacgtt catcgacatg catatggcgc ttgtctcggt tccgtcgatc
    42721 ggcaagtcac tgctgggcga cgccgagtac cagaaccttg tgaactggtt ggacgagggc
    42781 gaacaggcca ttctggtgct ggggcgcggt gcctacagtt tcaaggggtc aggctatgta
    42841 cgcggcggaa ttttcgatcg gatccagttg atccagggcg acatctcggt ccggttcttc
    42901 gacaaacagc aagtacgcct tggcaaggtt gcagccccgg atgcgcccag tttcacagag
    42961 ctggacatct tcaagatccc cgccgatgcc gagttcgacc cgaccgagcc gttccgcctg
    43021 caactgctgg tacagcgtgc cgtgggtgcc gttgagaaaa cctttctgac attcgatctg
    43081 ggttacaaac tgcccgaccg ttacctgctg cccgtcgcag cctctaaggt tgtcgaggat
    43141 gcgaccggcg aagccgccgc caaggctgcc ctgtggcagc gcatctggaa ggatcgcact
    43201 gttgaaatcg ccgttctcgg cgtcatgctg ctggtcctga ccgcgacgtt cttcttccag
    43261 ttccacgcga cgatgaatgc gcgggtcttc tactggttcc gcatcggtta cctgacaatg
    43321 accctgttct tcatcggctg gtacgccaac gcgcagctga gcgtggtgaa cctgatggca
    43381 ctggcaggca gcctgcgcac aggattctcg tgggatgcgt tcctgctgga cccgctggtg
    43441 ttcattcaat ggttcgccgt cgccgccgcg ctgttgttct ggggtcgcgg ggcctattgc
    43501 ggatggctgt gtccgttcgg cgcgttgcag gaattgacca acaagatcgc gcgggcgttc
    43561 aaagtgccgc aatggacttt gccctggggt ctgaacgaac gcttgtggcc cgcgaaatac
    43621 atgatctttc tgggtctttt tggcctgagt ttcgtatcga tcccgctggc cgagaaatat
    43681 gccgaggtcg agccgttcaa aacggcgatc attctgaaat tcatgcgcga ttggcctttc
    43741 gtggtctttg cgctggccct gctggggatc gggctgttta ttgaacggtt ctattgccgc
    43801 tatctctgcc cgctgggcgg cgcactggcg atccctgccc gaattcgcat gttcgactgg
    43861 ctgcgccgct acaaggattg cggcacgccc tgtcagacct gcgccaatga atgccccgtt
    43921 caggcgatcc accccaccgg tgagataaat ccgaacgagt gcgtcacctg cctgcattgt
    43981 caggtgctct accagtccga ggacaaatgt cctgtcgtta tccgccagct gaaacggcgg
    44041 gccaagacag ggtcggtcca gatgaagacc ccactcggac aaccaccggc gaaccatccg
    44101 aacgccaaac cgcaatccgt ttcctaaaag gaggaacgaa catgtcggaa catgacaaca
    44161 aactaaccgt cacacgccgt gggatgctgg gtgcaacagc aaccggtgcc gtgctggccg
    44221 ggaccggtct gggctcgacc ctgatgaccg cgaagcaggc gagcgccgcg gccaatgcca
    44281 atctcgaacc gggcgaactg gacgagtatt acggtttctg gtcctcgggt cagaccggcg
    44341 agctgcgcat tctgggcttc ccatccatgc gcgagctgat gcgggtgccg gtgttcaacc
    44401 gctgctcggc cacgggctgg ggtcagacca acgagtcact gaagatcatg accgaagggt
    44461 tgctgcctga aaccaaggag tttctcgcca agcgcggcat gaaaacctat gacaacggcg
    44521 accttcacca cccgcacatg tcgttcaccg acggcaccta tgacggccgc tatctgttca
    44581 tgaacgacaa ggccaacacc cgcgtcgcgc gtgtccgctg tgacgtgatg aaatgcgaca
    44641 agatcaccga gatcccgaac gccaaggcga tccacggtct gcgtccgcag aaattcccgc
    44701 gcaccggcta tgtctttgcc aatggtgaag atgaaacacc gctggtcaac gatggcagcg
    44761 tgctggacga tccgtcgcaa tacgtgaaca tcttcaccgc gctggacggc gataccatgg
    44821 aagtggcgtg gcaggtgatc gtgtcgggca acctcgacaa caccgactgc gactatcagg
    44881 gcaaatacgc cttctcgacc tcgtacaact cggaaatggg aatgaacctg gccgagatga
    44941 ccgagaacga gctggaccac gtcgtcgtct tcaacatcgc cgagatcgaa aaaggtatcg
    45001 aagccggcga ttatcaggag ttgaaaggcg tcaaggttct ggacgggcgc aaagggcaga
    45061 acaagaaata cacccgttac atcccgatcc cgaactctcc gcacggcatc aacaccgcgc
    45121 cagacggcaa gcacgtctgc atcaacggga agctgtcgcc aaccgtctcg atcatggacg
    45181 tcaccaagct ggacgccctg ttcgaaagcg acgccgaccc gcggtcctgc atcgtaggtg
    45241 aaccgcagtt gggccttggc ccgcttcaca ccgcctatga tggtcagggc aacgccttca
    45301 ccacgctgtt cctggacagc cagatcgtga agtggaacat cgacaaggcc atccgcgcct
    45361 acaatggcga ggacgtggac ccgatcatct cgaaggttga cgtgcattat cagccgggtc
    45421 acaactcgac ttccatgggt gagaccaagg atgccgacgg caagtggctg atttcgatga
    45481 acaagttctc gaaagaccgc ttcctgaacg tgggtcctct taaacccgag aacgaacagc
    45541 tgatcgacat ttcgtcggat gagatgaaag tggtgcacga cggcccgacc tttgccgagc
    45601 cgcacgactc gatcatcgtt cgcagcgaca tcgtgaaccc ggtcaacgtc tgggatcgca
    45661 acgacgttac ctgggaagac gcccgcaaac aggccgaagc cgatggtatc gatctggaag
    45721 aaggtgcgga agaaccgatc cgggacggca acaaggtgcg ggtctacatg acctcgcagg
    45781 cgccgacctt cagccttgag aagttcaccg tcaaacaggg cgacgaggtc acggtttaca
    45841 tcaccaacct ggatgatgtg gacgacgtga cccacggctt ctgcctgggc aactacggaa
    45901 tcgcgatgga agtcgcaccg atggcaaccg cctcggtcac cttcaccgcc gaccgtccgg
    45961 gcgtgcactg gttctattgc cagtggttct gccatgcgct gcacatggaa atgcgcggcc
    46021 ggatgctggt cgaaccgcaa ggagcctgac ccatgcgctg gcccctgctc ataccgctcc
    46081 tgctcggctc gcccctttgg gcggcggact gggatgtgcc caaccgggcg ggggccatca
    46141 atgaaatact ggctcaggcg gcggacggag ataccctccg cctgagcccc ggtttttatg
    46201 ccgagcatct ggttctggac cggcccgtca ccatcgacgg gctgggacag gccaccattg
    46261 acgggcaagg caccggcagc gtcatcaccg taaccggccc gggcgtgacc gtgcgcggcc
    46321 tgacagtgat cggctcgggc tcaagccatg acgggatcga cagtggcatc cagctgacca
    46381 agacggcccg cgcgccggtg atcgaaggca atgtactgct gggcaatctt tacggcatcg
    46441 acattcatgg tgccaaggac agcatcgtgc gtggcaaccg gatcgaaggg cgtcaggacc
    46501 agcggatgaa tgaccgtggc aatggcgttt atgtctggaa tgcacccggt gcgcgggttg
    46561 aggacaatga tatccgctat gggcgcgacg gaatctttgt gaactcgtcc aagaagaata
    46621 cctttaccgg caacctgttc cgcgatctgc gctttgccgt gcattacatg tatgccgata
    46681 attcggtggt cagcgacaat gtctcgatcg gcaacgatct gggctatgcg gtgatgttca
    46741 cgaccaatgt gaaggtcgca gacaacgttt cgatcggtga ccgtgaacat ggcgtgatgc
    46801 tgaactatgc caacaagagt cagatcaccg gtaacgtggt gatcggtgcc aaggaaaagt
    46861 gcaccttcct ttataactcc aacaagaacg aattcaccta caactggttc cagggatgcg
    46921 gcatcggcat ccactttacc gccggtagcg aacgcaaccg catcgttggc aattccttca
    46981 tcgggaaccg gacacaggtg aaatacgtct cgaccaaatg ggtcgagtgg tccgaagacg
    47041 ggcgcggcaa ctactggtcc gattttgccg cctatgacgt ggatggcaac ggcatcgccg
    47101 atgccccgta tcggccaaac gactcgatgg accatgtgct gtggacccaa cccgcagcca
    47161 aattactgct cggctccccc gccgtgcaac tggtgcgctg gtcgcaatcc gccttcccgg
    47221 ccctgttgcc gggcggcgtg atggacagca acccattgat gcaagcccct gaacccccag
    47281 ctatgaaaaa ggtgcctcat gacggataag gccctgtcaa tcgaccatgt tctcaaggac
    47341 cgaggaaaaa cccgcgttct tgacgatatc accctgtctc ttgcccccgg ccagcgcgtt
    47401 gcgctgctgg gccataacgg cgcgggcaag tcgaccctga tcaaatccat cctcggcctg
    47461 acgccgatcc atggcggagc cattcggatc ggagacgcca cccccggtag tgctcaggcc
    47521 cggcgcgaaa cagcgtatct gcccgaagcg gtgtcgtttc atcccgcgct aaccgggcgt
    47581 gagcagttga ccctgtttgc gcagctttca ggcgcaaaag ccgatgtgtc cggcctgctg
    47641 aatcgtgtcg gcctgagtga cgctttggac cgtcggatcg gaacctattc caaaggcatg
    47701 cggcaacgtc tgggactggc gcaggtgttg ctgggccaac cgaaagtagc cttgctggat
    47761 gagccgacga gcggattgga cccgatttct cggcaggacc tgtacgccat catcgacgaa
    47821 ctggctgccc aaggcaccgc cgttctgatt gcctcacacg cgctgaccga ggtcgaggcc
    47881 cgcaccgacc ggatcgccat catgcgcaag ggtcggatgg tcgccgacga caccctgaac
    47941 aatctgtcgg ctctggccgg tctaccgatc cacctgaagg tacgcgccag cgccaatcca
    48001 gatgtgctgg ccgctgaact gggcggcagc cggatcaatg gggcatctgt tgaattgctc
    48061 tgctcacccg aagacaaaat ggaggccctg cgccggatcg ccgggttggg cgatgcggtg
    48121 gcggatgtgg aaatgacccc gcccaagctg gaagacctct atcgccacta cgcacaggag
    48181 gatttgcaat gacccgcttc ctcgccatca cccgcacaga aatgctgatc ttgcgccgca
    48241 accgctggct gctggtcgcc acgctgatca tggtgctgtt cgccttggcg ctgacctttg
    48301 caggcagtgc gccaaccgga acgctgggcg ttgacatgct gaccgtttcg gttgcgtcga
    48361 tgaccacgct gtcggtttac ctcgcgcccc ttctggcgct gatgatctcg ttcgacgcca
    48421 tcgccggaga cgtggaccgg ggcagcctgt cgctgttgct gtcttatccg gccggacgcg
    48481 gagaaatcct gttgggcaag ttcactgccc atctggccgc tctcgctttt gccatgacgg
    48541 tcggtttcgg caccgcgggc gcggtggccg cgttctttgg cggggccgga ccggaaagcc
    48601 tgatggcact ggtgcgcctg atcctcacct cgatcctgtt gggcgccgtg tttctggcgc
    48661 tgggatacct gctgtccgct ttggcaaagg gggccacggc ggcggcgggg atgtcggccg
    48721 ggctctggct ggtttttgtc gtcctctatg atctgggcct gttgggggcc gtcgtcatgg
    48781 acaagggcgg cagcttcacc caatccgtct ttccctgggt gatggtcgcc aacccggccg
    48841 acgcattccg tctgtggaac atcgccgcga cggaaggcgt ggccatggca tccggcatga
    48901 gcggggcggc acaggccttg cccgtctggg ccgcgcctgc atcgctgctg atctggccgg
    48961 tgatcggctt tgccctggcg cggctggcat tccggagggt cgagccatga agcgtctcgc
    49021 cttgatcgcg ctggtcgcgt tggcagcctg caaggaagac ctggccgagg cccccgatcc
    49081 ggtggatctg accccggacg cgctgagcta tttctgccag atgaacatcg ccgaacatgg
    49141 cggccccaag gggcagatcc atctggaagg atatcccgca ccgttgtttt ttgcgcaagt
    49201 gcgcgacatg gtggcatacc tcaaaagccc tgaacgtgat gccgacatca cagccgtcta
    49261 tgtcagcgac atgggtattg cgccaagctg gcggcagccg ggtatctcga actggatcgc
    49321 cgcggatggc gcaacctttg ttgtcggcgc caatgtggca ggtggcatgg gtgcgcgcga
    49381 agtggtgcct tttgccgatc ctgccgatgc acaggcattc attgagattt acggcggaac
    49441 ggcactgggc ctgccggaca ttccggacac cgaagtgctt ggccctgtcg atcttgaact
    49501 gtcgttggag acccccgtat gaccgccttg tcgcgccgcc gatttctgat catctcagcc
    49561 gcttgtgctg cggccacacc acttgcggcc tcggacgcgc gctggcacgg gaccgcgctg
    49621 ggtgccaccg ccagcctgcg ccttgtgggt ctgacggacg ccgaagctgc acccatcatg
    49681 gccgccatgg agaccgagat tgcccggctg gaagacatct tcagcctgta tcgtccgcaa
    49741 tcgcagctca gccggttgaa ccgcgatggt gtgctgacgg cgcccgctcc tgaattgttg
    49801 aaggtgctaa gcctcagcac agcgctgcat caggcatcgg gtggcgcatt tgatccaagc
    49861 attcaacccg tgtgggcggc attggctgcg ggcgcgcgcc cggacgatct aattgaagtt
    49921 caacaggcaa taggctggga aaaggtaatt ttcgacgcct cggccattcg ccttccgctg
    49981 cccggaaaat cggcgctgac gttgaacggt atagcgcagg gcgcgatcac cgaccggatc
    50041 gccgacctgc tgcgtgctta tggtctgcgt gatgttctgg tcaatatggg agaggttgcc
    50101 gccctgggtg cgcctggtga cggtgcgcca tggaaagttg gattggcggc gccggaccaa
    50161 acggttctga agcggattga attgagcgat cgggcagtgg cgacatcttc aacgctggcg
    50221 actcagctcg gccaaggcgt cgggcacatc attaccttgg atgggccttc aaaccacgac
    50281 aggaccgttt cggtttcttc cccgaaagcg gcaattgcgg atgggttgtc cactgcgctt
    50341 tgcgcggcat ccgccgacag agccaaagag atcctagcgt tcttccccga cgcccgtatc
    50401 gaattaaacg tttaatgaag aattacaaat ctcagactga acaaaaaaaa tccgaaaaag
    50461 tatgatatag gtcaattcgt gcgctgctga aggcagctag gaagtaagga cgcgaaccta
    50521 tcaatccaat ttcgagtcgc cagctatgag ccagatgacc agcagacgcg cttttctaag
    50581 cgcgcgtgtc ctgcgggagg acccagatac gatccgtccg ccgggggcag tagcaactgg
    50641 cttcagcgat ctatgcacac gttgcgaaga ctgcgccgcg gcttgtcctg aagacatcat
    50701 cacattcgac gatgccggtt tccccgttct ggacctgtcc gcaggcggtt gcaccttgtg
    50761 tggtgactgc gccgacgttt gtccgacccc ggcgttgctg accgaacgtg ttgccgaatg
    50821 gccatggcgc gcacgaatcg atgacacaag ctgcctgtcg accaacggcg taagctgccg
    50881 cctgtgtcag gacaattgtg aacaggatgc catccgcttt cgcctgcaac tgggcggacg
    50941 cgcggaaccg gcgcttgaaa cagaaacctg catcggttgc ggtagttgtt ccgccgcctg
    51001 ccccgccggg gcgatcgtga tgcaccgccc cgtcccacac cacccggagg tgacccaatg
    51061 aacatctgtg gctgtctggt ccacatcgcc cccgattaca ccgatgccgc acgcgcggcg
    51121 atggccgaaa ctcagggcgt cgagcttcat gccgaagccg aggacggccg ttttgtagtt
    51181 gttgtcgagg atacggccga caggctggcc tcggacacca tcatggatct gcaccagatc
    51241 cccggagtga tctcactgtc actgacttat caccatttcg aagatctcgc ggagacggct
    51301 ccgcgtcctg atgctccaag ccaaccgtcc agcaggaggc ccatgcaatg accatctctg
    51361 aatcccgtcg tacatttctg aaagcgtccg cagcggcagc cactgcctcg gctgcgggca
    51421 ttcccatggc cgcaggtcag gccaacgctc aggtcggcgc gcccgatatt cgctgggaca
    51481 aggctgcctg ccggttctgc ggtacaggct gttcggttct ggtgggcacc aaagagggtc
    51541 gagtggtggc cacgcaaggt gaccccgacg caccggtgaa caggggcctg aactgtatca
    51601 agggctattt cctgtccaag atcatgtacg gcaaagaccg cctgaccaca ccgcttttgc
    51661 gcaagaccaa cggtcagtat gacaagaatg gcgagtttga accggtcagc tgggatgaag
    51721 cctttgatgt gatggccgct aaatggaaag aggcccttgc caagaagggc ccgaccagcg
    51781 tggggatgtt tggttcgggg cagtggacgg tctgggaagg ctatgccgcc gcgaagatga
    51841 tgaaggccgg gttccggtcg aacaacattg atcccaatgc gcgtcactgc atggcctcgg
    51901 ccgtggttgg tttcatgcgc actttcggca ttgatgaacc gatggggtgc tatgacgacc
    51961 ttgagcacgc cgataccttc gtgctgtggg gatcgaacat ggccgagatg cacccgatcc
    52021 tgtggtcgcg cctgaccgac acccgcctga cgaagccggg ttgcgaagtg catgtgctgt
    52081 cgactttcga gcaccgctcg ttcgagctgg ccgataatgg catggtcttt gcaccgcaaa
    52141 ccgatctggc gatcctgaac tatattgcga actacatcat ccagaatggc gcggtgaacg
    52201 aagagttcgt caagaaccac gtcaacatca ccaagaccgc caccgatatc ggttacggcc
    52261 tgcgggacaa caaccccctg caacaagagg ctgaaaaccc gaactcgggc aagttggagc
    52321 cgatcagctt cgaggaatat gccgaagccg tttcgaaata cacgctggaa tacacctcgg
    52381 aactgtccgg tgttccggcg gacaagctgg agcgtctggc ccagcaatat gccgatccga
    52441 accgcaaggt gatgagcctg tggaccatgg gcttcaacca gcatacccgt gggtcgtggg
    52501 tgaactcgct gatgtataac gtgcacctgc tggtgggcaa gatttcggaa cccggcaact
    52561 cgcccttctc gctgaccggt caaccgtcgg cctgcggtac ggcgcgcgag gttggtacct
    52621 ttgcccaccg cttgcccgcc gacatggtgg tgatgaacga caagcaccgc gagatctgcg
    52681 aaaccgcatg gaacgtgccc gctggcacca ttcctgacaa gcccggtttc cacgccgtgc
    52741 tgcaacaccg caagctgaag gatggtgatc tgaacgccta ttgggttcag tgcaccaaca
    52801 acatgcaggc tgcgccaaac attaatgagg aaggctatcc cggctatcgc aacccggaaa
    52861 acttcatcac tgtttcagac ccctacccga cggtcactgc ggtttccgcc gacctgatcc
    52921 tgcccaccgc catgtgggtc gagaaggaag gcgcctatgg caacgccgaa cgccgcaccc
    52981 agttctggcg gcagcaggtc aaggcaccgg gcgaggccaa atcggacctg tggcaggtga
    53041 tggagttctc gaaacgcttc accgtcgaag aggtctgggg cgaagaattg ctggccgcca
    53101 tgcccgagca tcgtggcaag accatgtatg acgtcctgtt tgccaatggc agcgtcgaca
    53161 agtttccgct gtcggaaact gccgagggct ttgacaatga cgaatccgag catttcggct
    53221 tttacgtgca gaaaggtctg ttcgaagagt acgccaactt cgggcgcggc catgcgcatg
    53281 atctggcacc attcgaaacc taccaccagg cccgcggtct gcgctggccg gtcgtggatg
    53341 gcaaggaaac gctttatcgt ttccgcgaag gctatgaccc ctacgtgtcc gaaggtgctg
    53401 gcgtggaatt ctatggccac aaggatggca aggccaaaat catctttgcg ccctatgaac
    53461 ctgccgcaga agagccggat gcggaattcg atctttggct gtgcaccggt cgcgtgctgg
    53521 aacactggca ttcagggtcg atgacacgcc gggtaccgga actgcaccgc gcctatccaa
    53581 acgctgtcgt ctacatgcac ccgcaggacg ccaaggatcg gggtctgcgc cggggtcagg
    53641 agattgttct gtcgacccgc cggggcgagg tcaccagccg tgttgaaaca cggggtcgga
    53701 acaaggtgcc gcgcggtctg gtctttatgc cgtggttcga tgagcaccag ctgaccaaca
    53761 agctgacgct ggacgcaacc tgcccgctgt cgaaagagac cgacttcaag aagtgcgcct
    53821 gcaaggttga gcgcgcgtaa ccagcaagga tcatacgggt cgttcccatg tctcttgtcg
    53881 ataaacccct ttcgccgcag cggcgccggt tcctgcagga ctcggcgcgg gcggcgggcg
    53941 gctgcgtggt cgccggatcg ttgctggcct atctggcccg cgacgcccgc gccctgcccg
    54001 ccgatgcatt gcgcccgccc ggcgcattgc ccgagaagga gttcctgtcg gcctgcatcc
    54061 gttgcggttt atgcgtgcgg gactgcccgt acgataccct gaaactggcc gagcttggct
    54121 cggatgcggt ggcgacggga acaccattct tcatcgcccg ggatgttccc tgcgaaatgt
    54181 gcgacgacat tccgtgtgtc gccgcatgtc caacaggggc gctggacccc gggctggaga
    54241 atatcgacga tgccgagatg ggtgttgccg ttctggtcga tcaggaaaac tgcctgaatt
    54301 tcctcggtct gcgctgcgac gtctgctatc gcgtctgccc cgtcattgac gaggcgatca
    54361 cgttggagac ggcgcataat acccggtcgg gtcatcatgc tttgttcatt cccaccgttc
    54421 atgccgaccg ctgcaccggc tgcggcatgt gcgagaaaag ctgtgttctg cccgaggccg
    54481 ccatcaaggt gctgcctgcc cgactggcgc gcggcagttc ggccgagcat taccgcaagg
    54541 gttgggagga aaaagccgcc aaaggcgcgc cggtggtcga ggggatcatc gatctgccgg
    54601 accgtttgcc cggaccggga accgacaatc ttgccgcgcc cggcggtttt gcgcctcaat
    54661 atgatctgcc gggggtgggg caatgagtac tcgcacgcac atgcccgtcg gtcaggaggc
    54721 cgttgaaagc aaagggtgga tcggggcgca tcgctttttg ctgatgcgcc gcgcaagcca
    54781 gctgttcttt ctggttctgt ttctgctggg cccgtggttt ggcatctgga ttgtcgaggg
    54841 caatttggca ggatcactga cgctgggcgt gctgcctttg accgatccgt tcatcctgat
    54901 gcaaagcttg gttgcaggtc attggcccga agtgactgcg ctgatcggcg ggctgatcgt
    54961 tctggtggtc tatgccctga ttggtggccg tgtctattgt tcctgggttt gccccataaa
    55021 cccggtgaca gacgcggcca actgggtgca ccgcaaactg gacctgccga aaggctggca
    55081 acccaagcgc ggcacccggc tgtggattct ggcaaccgtg ctgctggtct cgggcctgag
    55141 tggtgtgatc gcgtgggagc tggtcaaccc gatcaccatg ctgcatcgcg ggctggtatt
    55201 cggcatgggc tttgtctggg ccatgatcgc ggccatcttc gtgtttgacg tcttcgtctc
    55261 acgccatggc tggtgcggcc atctgtgccc ggtgggcgcg ttctacgggt tgatcgggtc
    55321 gaaaagcctg ctgcgggtca gtgccgccaa tcgcacggcc tgtgatgact gtatggattg
    55381 ctatgcggtc tgtcctgaaa atcaggtgat ctcacccgcg ctgaaaggca aaccgggaag
    55441 ctcgcccctg atgctgtcac ccgactgcac aaactgcgga cgctgcatcg atgtctgcgc
    55501 agtcgacgtc ttcaacttta ctcaccggtt cgacgaccat gtcgttcaac cttccgatcc
    55561 agttgccgcg cctgagccgc gcgctgccag acctatctag gggagtgcca agatgaaaag
    55621 atcaatcgtt acaggcggaa ttgcccttct acccgtagtt ttgctgagcg gatgggcctt
    55681 tgcccagtcc gctcaagtcg aaacgctgcg gggcgcggac gtagacgagc cgatcccttt
    55741 ggatcagatt cacaaaaatg tcgaaggacg gatgcaacgt aattatcgcc agcagccacc
    55801 gctgattccg cattcgatcg agcaatatca gattgatgtg cgcaccaatc agtgcctgtc
    55861 ctgccatgac tggtccaagg caggtgagcg taacgcgccg accctttcaa tgacacacta
    55921 tctggatcgc gaaggccgcg aattggatcg cgtcgccggg acccgttatt tctgcaacca
    55981 atgtcacgtt ccgcaggcgg acgcgccgcc gcttgttgaa aacgtgttcc agccctcgac
    56041 cggcaactga ttcaacacaa gattgaaagg agcaccgaca tggcagactc ccccgaaaaa
    56101 cgcggctttc tgggtcgcct ttggaacgcg atctggacgc cggcggtaat gttcagctcg
    56161 ggctttctga tccttgccgg atttctggcc ggtatcctgt tctggggcgg atttcactgg
    56221 accctggaac tgaccaacac cgaagagttc tgcgtctcgt gtcacacgat ggaaacgaac
    56281 ctgggtgagt atcgcgagac gatccactac aacaaccact ccggcgtgcg tgcgatctgc
    56341 tcagactgcc acgttccgga tgagtggaac cacaagatca aagccaagat catggccgtg
    56401 aaggacgtct atcatgaact ggtgggcacc atcagcacac ccgagaaata cgaggatcac
    56461 cgcctggcga tggcctcggc cgtctggaag aaaatgaaag cgtctgacag ccgcgagtgc
    56521 cgcaactgtc acaactttga ctacatggac ttcaccattc aggaaacccg cgctgcctcg
    56581 gaacaccaac gcgccatcga caacggtatg acctgtatcg attgccacca gggtatcgcc
    56641 cacagcctgc cacccaacta tctggaaaca tacgaaaagg ttactgctgg attggaagat
    56701 gaagttgtgc aggagcacgc tgccgcgggt gacgacatcc gcgatttcct gaacaacagt
    56761 tcgaattgat gtgggggcag agatgttaga gttacttgga accatcggtg gcaacgtcct
    56821 gagcttgccc ggcatactcg gtctggcgct aggcatgatg acccgcaagc tgtggctggg
    56881 cgcggcattg ggcggcgcag tcggcgtatt cgaaacgctg gttttcgcag gcttccggtt
    56941 tgcgcatgta gagccactgg aactgatcat cgctattgtg gtcggcgtct gtgcaggcag
    57001 cctcggcact gccattcgca tcaagggcgc aacagcctga aacacagccg gtttcaccgt
    57061 ttcggtggaa ccggctagtt acgtcgggcc gggcagtgtc gtcaccaagt caatgactgt
    57121 cttcttgtga tttcacgccc gctatcacca attccgcatc tccgggcaag gactggaagg
    57181 atgcgggcaa tgtgcgatcg gtgatgagca cgtctttttc tgtcaacccg ggcaggcgca
    57241 aagccgggct ggtctgggcc tcgttgaatt ttgtggaatc aaccgccatg aaggtttggt
    57301 ccgcaatatc agacatcgcg cgggccatat cagcttcgca ttgatcatag accatgaagc
    57361 ccttgctggg atgcgccagt gacgccgaca atatggcagt ccgggccgag aaccctgcaa
    57421 ttacgtcata ggcgacccgg tcgaaagcgg cgccgtcgtg gttgcgcaac tgcgttcccg
    57481 ccatgaagac cctgttgccc tcttccatcg acaacgtggc ggcgatgaag gccgagtttg
    57541 tcaccacagt gaggtttttg cgcgcgcgaa gtgcctgagc gatgaagccc gaggtcgacc
    57601 ccgtgtcgat ggcaatggcc gaaccgtccg gtatccgcgc cgcaacggcg tcggcaatcg
    57661 cgactttggc ggcacggttc tgcgccatgc gggccagaaa cggaggatcc agcacatttt
    57721 gagtgctgac caatgcacca tgcaccttgg acaggctgcc cttggcgacc atcggcttca
    57781 cgattcgcct tacggtctgg tccgacactt tgagaatgcg cgccagctcc atgaccgaaa
    57841 ttcgcccatg caggtttacc gtgctaagga tgtcttgctc gtatttcgac atgaagcgcc
    57901 gcgatatttg ttgatttcat caggttactt gcaaggttga cgctgttcaa gcgacccact
    57961 tcaacatttt tcaaacatat ttgttgcttt ttgttgtttt gcgacttttg atgacaacat
    58021 atcatttgaa gtgggtgggc gcatgacaac gcattcggtc agacatctca tcattggcgg
    58081 gggcatcatc ggatgctcta tcgcgtatca cctcgcacgg tccggtgaaa cggatgttgt
    58141 tcttctggaa agggcatccc tgaccgaggg ggccacctgg catgcggcgg ggcttgtcgg
    58201 gcagttgcgg tcatctcgca acacgacgcg gatgctgaaa cggtccgtgg cgctgtatga
    58261 tcgtctggcc gaagaaaccg ggatggaatt cgactggaag aaagtcggaa gcctgcgcct
    58321 ggcggcaacc aaggaacggc ttctggaagc aaagcgcctg gcgacaatgg cccgcagctt
    58381 tgatctggag atggaaataa tctcggccgc cgaggccaag gcgcttttcc cctatgtcga
    58441 cgcgcaaggt ctggaaggcg cggccttcat cccgtcggac ggtcatgtcg atcccgcagg
    58501 cttgtgtcag gcaattgcgt ccggtgcccg gatgcacggt gcccggatcc gccaatccgt
    58561 agaggtcacc gattttgaga tccataacga tcgcatcacc aaagtgatga catcggaagg
    58621 ggactatgaa gcggacattg tcgttctggc cgccggaatg tggagccgcg acctggccgc
    58681 gaaactcggt gtcgttgttc cggcctgtgc cgtcgagcat caatacatcg taactgaacc
    58741 cctgcccgac gccgatcttg taaaacgcct gccaacccta cgggatcccg aacggctggt
    58801 gtattacaaa ccggatgcag gcgggaggct tgtgatcggc gggtatgagg acaacacgct
    58861 gccattcggc gacaggggta ttccgggcgc gtttgtccgg cagcttttgc ccgacaacct
    58921 ggagcggttt gccccccttg ccgaactggc aggtcaggtt acgccggtcg tcaacacggt
    58981 tggaatccgg caggtgatca acggccccat cccttattcc gcggatggcg attttgtcat
    59041 gggatgggcg cctgaacttc gaaacctgat gctggcgacc ggatttctgt acggcatcgc
    59101 ggcaggtggt ggcgcaggag agatgatcgc ggagtggatt gtcgaaggcc gcccgagcct
    59161 tgatctgtgg cctctggacg ttcgccggtt cagtcctcat cacgccacgc gcgccttcat
    59221 gtatcctcgc gcggtcgagc attacgcgca tcactacaag atgcgatatc cggggcagga
    59281 ggcggaagcg gccagagacc tacgcctgtc gcccctgcat gagcggctga aacaacatgg
    59341 cgcggtgttc gggtccaaga atggctggga gcggccgctc tggttcgctc cggccggtgt
    59401 agagccggtg gatcagttgg atttcctgtc gccgggttgg aaaacctatg ccgaacagga
    59461 acacaaggcc gcgcgcgaag acgtggttct gatcgatcaa accagcttct caaagttcga
    59521 actgatcggc ccctgcgcac tggaggccct tcaaaacctt gccgtttcaa atatggacaa
    59581 gccggatggc acggtgatct acacccaatt gtgcaataat cgcggcgggg ttgaagccga
    59641 tatcaccgtc acccgattgg ggcgggacca tttttacatc gtcaccgggt ccggattcgg
    59701 cgtgcatgac gcggattgga tccgacgtca cctgccccgc gacgggtgcg cgcagctgat
    59761 cgaaatgacg tcggcacgcg ccgtcatcaa tatctgcggc cccaaggcgc gggatgtgat
    59821 gcaggctgtc gcggaagaag acgtctcgaa ccatgcgttt ccctttgcaa cggccagaga
    59881 gatcaccctg ggaacggcaa aggtccgcgc gatccgcata ggttacgtcg gagagctggg
    59941 atgggagctg catatcccga ccgagttcgc cctgcatgtt tatgacctgc tttggcaagc
    60001 cggccaaagc catggcatcc gcgacatcgg ttaccgcacc atcgagtcct tgcggctgga
    60061 aaaaggctat ctctactgga gcgccgacat cacccccgac tattcgccaa tcgaagcggg
    60121 ccttggcgcg cgggtccatc tgaaatccaa acagggcttc atcgggcgac cggtgctgga
    60181 ggcgcagata gcgaccggcc ccgagcggca gctctgcacg ttcatcaccg atgagcggct
    60241 gccgatcacc ggaggagaga ccatactgca ttccggcaag acagtctcgc tggcgtgcag
    60301 tggtggctat gggtttaccg tcggcaagac cgtcctctac ggttatctgc ctgcgggatt
    60361 ggctggtggg tcagaattcg aagtggaagt gttcggagag cgtcacccta tccagcatgt
    60421 ggacggaccg ctttacgacc cggcaaacag ccgtttgaaa gcctgaggga gagagcgatg
    60481 caaaccgagc cgaaacttga gatcatgcag gcccttcgca atgtggcggg gtttgacaac
    60541 cttgccgagt cgggccttcg caccaaccgg ctgggcgggt tgaccaatct ggtctaccgc
    60601 gtcgaaggcg ggccaaggcc ggtgatcgtg cgcatccccg gcgagggcac cgaagcctat
    60661 atcgaccgcg cggttgaaat ccacaacgcg caggtggccg caaaagccgg ggtcggcccc
    60721 gaagttctgt gggcagacgc atcatccggc gtgatgatca gtgattgcgt gcccgacatc
    60781 gtgacgatga cacccgagat gtttgcgacg cgccccgggt ctgccgcccg cgcgggaaag
    60841 gcgctgaggc agttgcacga tgcccccgag ccgttcaagt ttcggttcga gctgttttcg
    60901 atgatcaacg actacatgaa ggtggttgcg gacaaaaacg cgaccctgcc ggacgggtac
    60961 gcggacgtcg tggccgaggc ggccccgatc cgcgaggtgc tgcgggacaa acccgggaca
    61021 ttggtcccga gccattgcga cccgctgtgc gagaattttc tggatgacgg ccagcgcatg
    61081 tggatcgtgg attacgagta ttcaggcatg aacgatgccc tttgggatct gggtgatctg
    61141 tcggtcgaag ccgggctgaa ccacgaacag gaactggaaa tgctaaccgc ctatttcgac
    61201 ggcccgccga acgaggctca gatcgggcgc atggtgatat acaaagccat gtgcgacctg
    61261 ctgtggacgc tatggggatt gattcagcat gcggatgaaa accccgccga agatttctgg
    61321 gcctatgcca cgaaccggtt cgagcggtgc aagtccctga tgctggcccc gtcttttgcg
    61381 gcccatgtaa gagccgtggc cgaggaatag ggtttcatcc acagccagat ccgccctgga
    61441 taccggatgt ttcctagctt atctcagatc tttgagccgc tttccctgat acctgtatcc
    61501 cattgaagaa cgggcgggca aaatacggga tgcgccggag cgtaagtgta tctgctcgta
    61561 gcgcgcttcg gcttcttgct ggtgccgggg tcgagtctgc tattctgccc ggtatctcat
    61621 gtcggcgacg gcacttttga acctcattca gccgtgacgt ggcgtcaggg cagaccg
//
