# Supplementary material for: Decoding coral resistance to eutrophication through the association of hyper‑efficient denitrifiers as key microbial allies
Source: Nat Commun. 2026 May 19;17:3938. doi: 10.1038/s41467-026-72571-w (PMC13187470; doi:10.1038/s41467-026-72571-w)
Supplement: Supplementary file 21 — Source Data [file 41467_2026_72571_MOESM21_ESM.zip › Source Data/FigureS6/AE12_denitrification.gbk]

LOCUS       contig00004            61677 bp    DNA              UNK 01-JAN-1980
DEFINITION  Genus species strain strain.
ACCESSION   contig00004
VERSION     contig00004
KEYWORDS    .
SOURCE      .
  ORGANISM  .
            .
FEATURES             Location/Qualifiers
     CDS             656..1096
                     /gene="ribH2"
                     /locus_tag="AE12_01753"
                     /EC_number="2.5.1.78"
                     /inference="ab initio prediction:Prodigal:002006"
                     /inference="similar to AA sequence:UniProtKB:Q2YKV1"
                     /codon_start=1
                     /transl_table=11
                     /product="6,7-dimethyl-8-ribityllumazine synthase 2"
                     /translation="MTHTRYAFVKANWHSDIVDRALDGFLQLIPAEQVDIFDVPGAFEM
                     PLIARDLAQTGQYAAIACAAFVVDGGIYRHDFVAQAVVDGLMRAAMDTGVPVLSVSLTP
                     HQYQETDHHNAIYREHFVQKGREAAQAAQKVTKTRANIAAAA"
     gene            656..1096
                     /locus_tag="AE12_01753"
                     /gene="ribH2"
     CDS             1187..2287
                     /gene="aroC"
                     /locus_tag="AE12_01754"
                     /EC_number="4.2.3.5"
                     /inference="ab initio prediction:Prodigal:002006"
                     /inference="similar to AA sequence:UniProtKB:P12008"
                     /codon_start=1
                     /transl_table=11
                     /product="Chorismate synthase"
                     /db_xref="COG:COG0082"
                     /translation="MSMNSFGHLFRVTTWGESHGPALGATVDGCPPGVQINETMIQHWL
                     DKRKPGQNKFTTQRREPDQVKILSGVFEGQTTGTPVQLMIENTDQRSKDYGDIMDKFRP
                     GHADITYWQKYGIRDYRGGGRSSARETASRVAAGGLAREAIKQIAPNVQITGYMTQIGP
                     HKIDRGNFDWSQIEQNPFWTPDAKSAEDWAVYLDDLRKSGNSVGAVVEVVARGVPAGLG
                     APIYAKLDTDLAAAMMSINAVKGVEIGEGMAAAELTGEANADEIFMGQNGPQYSSNHAG
                     GILGGISTGQDVVVRFAVKPTSSILTTRKTITKSGEETEIITKGRHDPCVGIRAVPVGE
                     AMMACVILDHLLLHRGQIGENRGRIG"
     gene            1187..2287
                     /locus_tag="AE12_01754"
                     /gene="aroC"
     CDS             2271..2933
                     /gene="yedJ"
                     /locus_tag="AE12_01755"
                     /inference="ab initio prediction:Prodigal:002006"
                     /inference="similar to AA sequence:UniProtKB:P46144"
                     /codon_start=1
                     /transl_table=11
                     /product="putative protein YedJ"
                     /db_xref="COG:COG1418"
                     /translation="MGGLADHRAALRAVVTQRMLTDPAHDLGHLDRVWMNAQAIADQRT
                     NQRVLLAACYLHDLVNLPKDDPNRHLASQQSATESEPILAELDFTASEICATQHAIAAH
                     SYSANIPPESPEACILRDADRLDALGAIGIARTFAVSGALGRALYDIADPFAEDRDLDD
                     QRFAIDHWKTKLLNLPDEMVTDGGRDLAHKRVTQMLGFLEILSEEIGHPIPIKWKSV"
     gene            2271..2933
                     /locus_tag="AE12_01755"
                     /gene="yedJ"
     CDS             2986..3921
                     /gene="cntI_1"
                     /locus_tag="AE12_01756"
                     /inference="ab initio prediction:Prodigal:002006"
                     /inference="similar to AA sequence:UniProtKB:Q9HUX6"
                     /codon_start=1
                     /transl_table=11
                     /product="Pseudopaline exporter CntI"
                     /translation="MAKSLTSHRPALAVALKLSALVLFTVMSALVKALSDDFPPGEMVF
                     FRSLFAIPVIIAWLSWRGELTQGFIVKKPMGHFWRGVLGTSAMGLTFTGLSLLPLPEVT
                     AIGYATPIFTLILAAIMLGERIRMIRIGAVALGLVGVLIMIWPRLGSGTAETAAMIGAL
                     CVLAATVARAFVQIHIRQLVQVDHPAAIVFYFSLTATLLSSLSVFWGWVVPSWEQAALL
                     VTMGLIGGVAQILVTSSYKFGQASMLAPYDYTTMLFAIIIGYIWFDELPTLVMLGGAAL
                     VIAGNVVVILRERQLGLDRTKARSVTDPKA"
     gene            2986..3921
                     /locus_tag="AE12_01756"
                     /gene="cntI_1"
     CDS             3979..4578
                     /gene="cobO"
                     /locus_tag="AE12_01757"
                     /EC_number="2.5.1.17"
                     /inference="ab initio prediction:Prodigal:002006"
                     /inference="similar to AA sequence:UniProtKB:P29930"
                     /codon_start=1
                     /transl_table=11
                     /product="Corrinoid adenosyltransferase"
                     /translation="MSDAQNHKEKMQEVQAKHRKKVSEAVDPGRGLVLINTGKGKGKSS
                     AAFGVVIRALGWGQKVAVVQFIKGKWKTGERRFFEERDLVTWHTMGEGFTWDTQDRERD
                     IAAATAAFGKACDLMKSGDYDLVVLDEINIALRYEYLSVETVRDGLKARSDKTSVFLTG
                     RDAPQALRDYADLVTEMTEEKHPFQAGIKAQRGVDF"
     gene            3979..4578
                     /locus_tag="AE12_01757"
                     /gene="cobO"
     CDS             complement(5055..5420)
                     /locus_tag="AE12_01758"
                     /inference="ab initio prediction:Prodigal:002006"
                     /codon_start=1
                     /transl_table=11
                     /product="hypothetical protein"
                     /translation="MSLRFVTRSVHAYLDYPVAIALMVLPFVLGLGQSNPLALWLSLVT
                     GVAAFVLTVLTDHHLGIWRVLSYKFHLAVDLLVGITFLMAPSLLGFSGIDALFYWVNGA
                     AVVAVISLSAPEKGVVV"
     gene            complement(5055..5420)
                     /locus_tag="AE12_01758"
     CDS             complement(5532..6482)
                     /locus_tag="AE12_01759"
                     /inference="ab initio prediction:Prodigal:002006"
                     /inference="similar to AA sequence:ISfinder:IS4811"
                     /codon_start=1
                     /transl_table=11
                     /product="IS5 family transposase IS4811"
                     /db_xref="COG:COG3039"
                     /translation="MLDLLSDILTRLSLRGTFYFRTSFTPPFGIQVPSYENVARFHFVQ
                     RGELKVYLPATGETLRLRQGDLILIPHGASHALLCNEVKPYDALPLEQVLDQSGYTGDG
                     VLVYGGAEEERDTQLICGHFSFTGPAGRKGTGHMLIDRLPPYILIENYGEDAGTWIEAT
                     LRMIGSEVSGARIGGDLIALKLSEVLFAQAIRAYLEHQSPDDAALAGFADPRISRALTA
                     FHQSPAQEWSVASLAREAAMSRTAFAQLFAQKMGTTPIQYLTDWRMQIACHGLTENRWN
                     VADAAAEVGYASEAAFSRVFKKQVGVSPAAYRALH"
     gene            complement(5532..6482)
                     /locus_tag="AE12_01759"
     CDS             complement(6599..7465)
                     /gene="ilvE_1"
                     /locus_tag="AE12_01760"
                     /EC_number="2.6.1.42"
                     /inference="ab initio prediction:Prodigal:002006"
                     /inference="similar to AA sequence:UniProtKB:O86428"
                     /codon_start=1
                     /transl_table=11
                     /product="Branched-chain-amino-acid aminotransferase"
                     /db_xref="COG:COG0115"
                     /translation="MAGYDDRDGVIWMDGELVPWREANVHILSHAMHYASSVFEGERAY
                     NGKIFKSREHSERLIASAEALDMPMPYSVDEIEAAKEEALKASGLQDAYVRALVWRGSG
                     EDMGVASAKNPVRMAIAVWPWGAYYGDAKMQGAKLDIAEWKRPSPETIPVHAKAAGLYM
                     ICTISKHKAEAKGCSDALFMDYNGNVAEATGANVFFVKDGEVHTPLADCFLNGITRQTV
                     IQMLKDKGVTVHERRIRPEEMADFEQCWLTGTAAEVTPVGQIGDYTFEVGDLTREIAED
                     YEKLVRA"
     gene            complement(6599..7465)
                     /locus_tag="AE12_01760"
                     /gene="ilvE_1"
     CDS             7624..8136
                     /locus_tag="AE12_01761"
                     /inference="ab initio prediction:Prodigal:002006"
                     /codon_start=1
                     /transl_table=11
                     /product="hypothetical protein"
                     /translation="MSDIRPAPVFGGESLLFLTDEQLRQGIEAMFFAYRGFTADPDRIL
                     TELAYGRAHHRAIHFINRAPGTTVNNLLAILGVTKQSLNRVLRSLIEDGLVESRVGTVD
                     KRERHLFLTDKGKALEAKLSDAQRARMRAAYKDAGPEAVAGFRKVLEAMMDADMRRAYT
                     KLRDTTS"
     gene            7624..8136
                     /locus_tag="AE12_01761"
     CDS             8133..8834
                     /gene="ompR_4"
                     /locus_tag="AE12_01762"
                     /inference="ab initio prediction:Prodigal:002006"
                     /inference="similar to AA sequence:UniProtKB:P0AA16"
                     /codon_start=1
                     /transl_table=11
                     /product="Transcriptional regulatory protein OmpR"
                     /translation="MSEMDAHLLIVDDDERIRDLLKKFLMRSGFLVTSARDAAHARRVL
                     SGLDFDMIVLDVMMPGEDGVSLTRALRETHSTPILLLTAKGETEHRIAGLEAGADDYLA
                     KPFEPKELLLRINAILRRMPETPAQDAVAKILHLGPIRYDIERGEMWQGEDPVRLTATE
                     SQLMKIFSAQPGEPISRAKLVEDLGRDKGQAQERAVDVQITRLRRKLEQDPKQPRYLQT
                     VRGAGYMLAPD"
     gene            8133..8834
                     /locus_tag="AE12_01762"
                     /gene="ompR_4"
     CDS             8903..9829
                     /gene="hdaH"
                     /locus_tag="AE12_01763"
                     /EC_number="3.5.1.-"
                     /inference="ab initio prediction:Prodigal:002006"
                     /inference="similar to AA sequence:UniProtKB:Q70I53"
                     /codon_start=1
                     /transl_table=11
                     /product="Histone deacetylase-like amidohydrolase"
                     /translation="MKTALLTHADCLNHVTPEGHPERVARLEHILHALEDLDLQRVTAP
                     LAADNDLLRVHPQSHISDILDQRPSDGFKQIDGDTFMSPGSVDAAYRAAGAVVRAVDLV
                     LGGEAPNAFCAIRPPGHHAETETAMGFCLFGNAALAAKHALDHHGLNRVAVVDFDVHHG
                     NGTQDLLWDEKRALVITSQQMPLWPGSGRTDETGAYETVLNIPLAPGTGGSEMRAAYEA
                     QAFPRLRAFGPELIILSAGFDAHQDDPLANLNWSTGDFAWITAELCKIADEVCDGRIVS
                     TLEGGYDLNALAEATRAHVEELMKAAQ"
     gene            8903..9829
                     /locus_tag="AE12_01763"
                     /gene="hdaH"
     CDS             9826..10068
                     /gene="xseB"
                     /locus_tag="AE12_01764"
                     /EC_number="3.1.11.6"
                     /inference="ab initio prediction:Prodigal:002006"
                     /inference="protein motif:HAMAP:MF_00337"
                     /codon_start=1
                     /transl_table=11
                     /product="Exodeoxyribonuclease 7 small subunit"
                     /translation="MTDTPVEQMTFEQAMKELEAVVGQLERGDVALDQSIALYERGAAL
                     KKRCEDELKRAEEKVAAITLDADGQPTGTTPVEGQ"
     gene            9826..10068
                     /locus_tag="AE12_01764"
                     /gene="xseB"
     CDS             10069..10935
                     /locus_tag="AE12_01765"
                     /EC_number="2.5.1.10"
                     /inference="ab initio prediction:Prodigal:002006"
                     /inference="similar to AA sequence:UniProtKB:Q08291"
                     /codon_start=1
                     /transl_table=11
                     /product="Farnesyl diphosphate synthase"
                     /translation="MFREKLAQDAALIQDHFDLVLGTLDDLDVTQAMAYATAGGKRLRG
                     FLVLESARLLGVDAARAIWPATGIEALHAYSLVHDDLPCMDDDDLRRGRPTVHVKWDEG
                     TAVLAGDALQTLAFELCVRPEVGNAEMRAELALTLAKASGAQGMVLGQALDIAAETAAE
                     PLTLDEITQLQVGKTGALIEWSACAGARLAQADPAPLRQYAQALGLAFQIADDIMDVEG
                     DAEKAGKRLQKDAEAGKATFVSLLGLDAAKSGAAELVDQACAALDEYGPAAETLKQAAR
                     FVIARDS"
     gene            10069..10935
                     /locus_tag="AE12_01765"
     CDS             10950..12878
                     /gene="dxs_1"
                     /locus_tag="AE12_01766"
                     /EC_number="2.2.1.7"
                     /inference="ab initio prediction:Prodigal:002006"
                     /inference="similar to AA sequence:UniProtKB:Q9KGU7"
                     /codon_start=1
                     /transl_table=11
                     /product="1-deoxy-D-xylulose-5-phosphate synthase"
                     /db_xref="COG:COG1154"
                     /translation="MSDRPNTPLLDLVSRPADLKQFSDAQLHQVAHELRTETISAVSVT
                     GGHLGAGLGVVELTTALHAVFDTPRDKIIWDVGHQCYPHKILTERRDRIRTLRMKDGLS
                     GFTKRSESPYDPFGAAHSSTSISAALGFAVARDLGGVTPEGLGDAIAVIGDGSMSAGMA
                     FEAMNNAGHLKKRLIVILNDNEMSIAPPVGALSNYLSRIYAEEPFHDLKAAAKGAVSLL
                     PEPFREGAKRAKDMLKGMAMGGTLFEELGFSYLGPIDGHDLDQLLPVLRAVKAKATGPI
                     LIHVLTKKGKGYAPAEQARDKGHATAKFDVVTGEQKKAPSNAPSYTSVFGKTLVEEAAR
                     DDKIVAVTAAMPDGTGLNLFAERYPSRCFDVAIAEQHGVTFSAALAAGGMKPFCAMYST
                     FLQRGYDQVVHDVAIQRLPVRFAVDRAGLVGADGATHAGSFDIAYLANLPGMVVMAAAD
                     EAELMHMVATAVAYDDGPIAFRYPRGEGVGVDLPERGEVLEIGKGRMIQKGARVALLSF
                     GTRLAEVQKAAEALSARGIAPTIADARFAKPLDRDLILDLAANHEALITIEEGAVGGFG
                     SHVAQLLADEGVFDEGLKYRSMVLPDIFIDQANPADMYAVAGMNAEQIEAKVLSILGVT
                     TIGEKRA"
     gene            10950..12878
                     /locus_tag="AE12_01766"
                     /gene="dxs_1"
     CDS             13091..13600
                     /gene="napF"
                     /locus_tag="AE12_01767"
                     /inference="ab initio prediction:Prodigal:002006"
                     /inference="similar to AA sequence:UniProtKB:P0AAL0"
                     /codon_start=1
                     /transl_table=11
                     /product="Ferredoxin-type protein NapF"
                     /db_xref="COG:COG1145"
                     /translation="MNKLASRRAFLKGKVLRNDQNSIRPPGADAAEFLELCTQCDECRE
                     ACPEDIVKFDTQGFPVVQLDAGPCTFCGDCANACPTGALNPEHIADWPWRARVAATCLS
                     MNGVSCRVCQDVCDHRAIRFQLQTGGRAEPVLDTDTCTGCGACASACPAGSVSFERHTP
                     PTQEVA"
     gene            13091..13600
                     /locus_tag="AE12_01767"
                     /gene="napF"
     CDS             13600..13872
                     /gene="napD"
                     /locus_tag="AE12_01768"
                     /inference="ab initio prediction:Prodigal:002006"
                     /inference="protein motif:HAMAP:MF_02200"
                     /codon_start=1
                     /transl_table=11
                     /product="Chaperone NapD"
                     /translation="MNICGCLVHVTPETTQSAQATIAGTNGAEVHAASEDGRIVVVVED
                     TPEKLASETIMDLHQIPGVISLTLTYHHFEDLAETRPHLNASRQI"
     gene            13600..13872
                     /locus_tag="AE12_01768"
                     /gene="napD"
     CDS             13890..16382
                     /gene="napA_2"
                     /locus_tag="AE12_01769"
                     /EC_number="1.9.6.1"
                     /inference="ab initio prediction:Prodigal:002006"
                     /inference="similar to AA sequence:UniProtKB:P33937"
                     /codon_start=1
                     /transl_table=11
                     /product="Periplasmic nitrate reductase"
                     /db_xref="COG:COG0243"
                     /translation="MTISESRRTFLKSTAAAATASAAGLPLATGQASAQVGNPDIRWDK
                     AACRFCGTGCSVLVGTKDGRVVATQGDPDAPVNRGLNCIKGYFLSKIMYGKDRLTTPML
                     RKTNGEYDKNGEFEPVSWDEAFDVMAAKWKEALAKKGPTSVGMFGSGQWTVWEGYAAAK
                     MMKAGFRSNNIDPNARHCMASAVVGFMRTFGIDEPMGCYDDFEHADTFVLWGSNMAEMH
                     PILWSRLTDTRLTKPGSEVHVLSTYEHRSFELADNGMVFAPQTDLAILNYIANYIIQNG
                     AVNEDFVKNHVNITKTATDIGYGLRDNNPLQQEAENPNSGKLEPISFEEYAEAVSEYTL
                     EYTSELSGVPASQLERLAQQYADPNRKVMSLWTMGFNQHTRGSWVNSLMYNVHLLVGKI
                     SEPGNSPFSLTGQPSACGTAREVGTFAHRLPADMVVANDKHREICETAWKIPAGTIPPK
                     PGFHAVLQHRKLKDGDLNAYWVQCTNNMQAAPNINEEGYPGYRNPENFIAVSDPYPTVT
                     ALSADLILPTAMWVEKEGAYGNAERRTQFWRQQVKAPGEAKSDLWQLMEFSKRFTVEEV
                     WGEELLATMPEHRGKTMYDVLFANGTIDQFPLSETAEGFDNDESEHFGFYVQKGLFEEY
                     ANFGRGHAHDLAPFETYHQARGLRWPVVDGKETLYRFREGYDPYVPEGADVKFYGHKDG
                     KAKIIFAPYEPAPEVPDEEFNLWLCTGRVLEHWHSGSMTRRVPELHRAYPAAVVYMHPD
                     DARERGLRRGQEIVLSTRRGEVNSRVETRGRNKVPRGLVFMPWFDEGQLTNKLTLDATC
                     PLSKETDFKKCACKVERA"
     gene            13890..16382
                     /locus_tag="AE12_01769"
                     /gene="napA_2"
     CDS             16410..17228
                     /gene="napG"
                     /locus_tag="AE12_01770"
                     /inference="ab initio prediction:Prodigal:002006"
                     /inference="similar to AA sequence:UniProtKB:P0AAL3"
                     /codon_start=1
                     /transl_table=11
                     /product="Ferredoxin-type protein NapG"
                     /db_xref="COG:COG1145"
                     /translation="MSRVGTPLSPQRRRFLQDSARAAGGCVAAGSVLAWLARDARALPA
                     EALRPPGALPEKDFLSACIRCGLCVRDCPYDTLKLAELGVDAVATGTPYFTAREVPCEM
                     CDDIPCVAACPTGALDPGLDNIDDAKMGVAVLVDQENCLNFLGLRCDVCYRVCPVIDEA
                     ITLETEHNARSGSHAIFIPTVHADHCTGCGVCEKSCVLPEAAIKVLPARLARGSSADHY
                     RKGWEEKEAKGAPVVEGIIDLPDRLPGPGTDNLVAPGGFEPSFKLPEVTQ"
     gene            16410..17228
                     /locus_tag="AE12_01770"
                     /gene="napG"
     CDS             17225..18136
                     /gene="napH"
                     /locus_tag="AE12_01771"
                     /inference="ab initio prediction:Prodigal:002006"
                     /inference="similar to AA sequence:UniProtKB:P33934"
                     /codon_start=1
                     /transl_table=11
                     /product="Ferredoxin-type protein NapH"
                     /db_xref="COG:COG0348"
                     /translation="MTARTNMPLGQEAIASKGWLSAHKYLLLRRASQLFFLVLFLLGPW
                     FGIWIVQGTLAGSLTLGVLPLTDPFVFLQSLIAGHWPELTAAIGAAIVLVAYALIGGRV
                     YCSWVCPINPVTDGAHWLHRKLGLQKGWQPKRGTRLWIMATVLIVSGLTGAIAWELVNP
                     ITMLHRGLVFGMGFVWAMVAAIFLFDLFVSRHGWCGHVCPVGAFYGLIGTKAMLRVSAA
                     NRSACDDCMDCYAVCPENHVISPALKGKDTPLILSPDCTNCGRCIDICAEDVFKFTHRF
                     DALTVAPPKPTAAPQPRASRPF"
     gene            17225..18136
                     /locus_tag="AE12_01771"
                     /gene="napH"
     CDS             18149..18583
                     /gene="napB"
                     /locus_tag="AE12_01772"
                     /inference="ab initio prediction:Prodigal:002006"
                     /inference="similar to AA sequence:UniProtKB:P0ABL3"
                     /codon_start=1
                     /transl_table=11
                     /product="Periplasmic nitrate reductase, electron transfer
                     subunit"
                     /db_xref="COG:COG3043"
                     /translation="MKKPILVGLALIPPLLLGGLALAQSAGVNSLRGAEVDEPAVLDQV
                     HRTVEGRMQRNYRQQPPLIPHSIEQYQIDLRTNQCLSCHDWTKAGERNAPTLSMTHYLD
                     REGRELDQIAGTRYFCNQCHVPQADALPLVDNTFEPSSGN"
     gene            18149..18583
                     /locus_tag="AE12_01772"
                     /gene="napB"
     CDS             18610..19302
                     /gene="napC"
                     /locus_tag="AE12_01773"
                     /inference="ab initio prediction:Prodigal:002006"
                     /inference="similar to AA sequence:UniProtKB:P0ABL5"
                     /codon_start=1
                     /transl_table=11
                     /product="Cytochrome c-type protein NapC"
                     /db_xref="COG:COG3005"
                     /translation="MSDSQEKQGLIRRLWTWFWSPIAVLSVGFTLLAGFLAGILFWGGF
                     HWTLELTNTEEFCTSCHTMEVNLGEYRETIHYNNHSGVRAICSDCHVPDEWNHKIKAKI
                     MAVKDVYHELAGTISTPEKYEDHRLAMATAVWKKMKASDSRECRNCHNFDYMDFTIQET
                     RAANEHQRAIDNGMTCIDCHQGIAHSLPPNYLETYEKIAKEIDGEVLQEHAAASGDDIR
                     AFLNKSSD"
     gene            18610..19302
                     /locus_tag="AE12_01773"
                     /gene="napC"
     CDS             19315..19572
                     /locus_tag="AE12_01774"
                     /inference="ab initio prediction:Prodigal:002006"
                     /codon_start=1
                     /transl_table=11
                     /product="hypothetical protein"
                     /translation="MLEILGTIGGNVLGLPGILGLALGMMTRQYWLGALLGGLVGLIAP
                     LLFAGWQFSHVGAMALIIAIIVGVCAGTLGTAIRRKGATV"
     gene            19315..19572
                     /locus_tag="AE12_01774"
     CDS             complement(19600..20424)
                     /locus_tag="AE12_01775"
                     /inference="ab initio prediction:Prodigal:002006"
                     /codon_start=1
                     /transl_table=11
                     /product="hypothetical protein"
                     /translation="MTIVKFTQHKTMVHNCRLWHSVGQGWTNRARAPAGSNRGILLSHE
                     AQKAIARQSLLLRSLPEQHVETLLSHAIWRQYDRGETIFLQEETAQAIHVVLEGWVKLF
                     RMTPTGAEAVVSVFTRGDSFGEAVALRNVPYPVSAEAVSACDVMHIPSPILISLMKEDP
                     EIGISILAATFTHLHSLVAQLEQLKAQTGAQRVAEFLLNLCDTDAGECEVSLPYDKMLI
                     AGRLGMKPESLSRAFSRLKAVGVKINRNHAVISDIALLRDYAESDPAENWGR"
     gene            complement(19600..20424)
                     /locus_tag="AE12_01775"
     CDS             20487..21710
                     /gene="hemA_1"
                     /locus_tag="AE12_01776"
                     /EC_number="2.3.1.37"
                     /inference="ab initio prediction:Prodigal:002006"
                     /inference="similar to AA sequence:UniProtKB:P18079"
                     /codon_start=1
                     /transl_table=11
                     /product="5-aminolevulinate synthase"
                     /db_xref="COG:COG0156"
                     /translation="MDYERYFSQSLNDLREEGNYRVFIDLQRRCGSFPNARQTDGSVQR
                     NVRIWCSNDYLGMGQHPSVIGAMHDALDRCGAGAGGTRNISGTTHDHVLLEAELADLHG
                     KESALLFTSGYVSNWAALGTLAAKIPGLIVFSDALNHASMIEGIRHSRAQKVIWKHNDL
                     EDLEAKLAAADPDAPKMIAFESVYSMDGDIAPIKEICDLANKYGAMTYLDEVHAVGLYG
                     PRGGGIAERDGLMDRLTVIEGTLGKAFGVVGGYIAASAALCDFVRSFASGFIFTTALPP
                     SIAAGAAASIRHLKQSNAERDLQKARVAQVRARLDAEGIPHIPNPSHIIPVMVGDPVKC
                     KFISDTLLEEFGIYIQPINYPTVPKGTERLRITPSPVHTDEDIDHLVGALSALWQRCQI
                     ARMPMAAQ"
     gene            20487..21710
                     /locus_tag="AE12_01776"
                     /gene="hemA_1"
     CDS             complement(21770..22057)
                     /locus_tag="AE12_01777"
                     /inference="ab initio prediction:Prodigal:002006"
                     /codon_start=1
                     /transl_table=11
                     /product="hypothetical protein"
                     /translation="MPAASSFPKYARRRLPNALTRAWLTLLMLSVASALLTVLSIPPAV
                     LAGGILILALAKCRVILARYLDLANSPAWLRGFTMVTTGFAIIIFVLYLI"
     gene            complement(21770..22057)
                     /locus_tag="AE12_01777"
     CDS             complement(22063..22611)
                     /gene="ctaE_2"
                     /locus_tag="AE12_01778"
                     /EC_number="1.9.3.1"
                     /inference="ab initio prediction:Prodigal:002006"
                     /inference="similar to AA sequence:UniProtKB:Q9AEL8"
                     /codon_start=1
                     /transl_table=11
                     /product="Cytochrome c oxidase subunit 3"
                     /db_xref="COG:COG1845"
                     /translation="MSDTSLIDELPGELLMWVLIISELLVFSAGLIAFIGVRLTDPAGF
                     AEAQSHLYRTGAALNTAVLVTSGYLAAQALHWRQIARRLAARLALIAAAALGVVFLVIK
                     GVEYAGKAAQGITYETHPFFLFYYLLTGFHAAHVLAGVGILLLVAWRDDPRNIEAGAQF
                     WHMVDLVWVLLFPVIYLLG"
     gene            complement(22063..22611)
                     /locus_tag="AE12_01778"
                     /gene="ctaE_2"
     CDS             complement(22608..24530)
                     /locus_tag="AE12_01779"
                     /inference="ab initio prediction:Prodigal:002006"
                     /codon_start=1
                     /transl_table=11
                     /product="hypothetical protein"
                     /translation="MVRIDFEPWEPEETIGKLWHTLASRLDAPEVHDGAAVDLSEVAGR
                     LAVLFRGLGGSPGVELRPVSPEVSRHRLSWRRKLATEVELMPRASFDGEVLRLPDRLAV
                     FPAREANGALFVWLAAAAAHAGTRIDEDDPLRADLRALIAAQSMVEATLDDAPGLRPLY
                     YELCKGVLHHRDIPGLPPEEAAVEELIRYMLGDPAPLSARAEQLLTLADDLTAPRGYQH
                     LRPVPLWPELRAVGFSEHNEVENPDTEGPPEESGEKTHRARRRKSDQANRSDSFILHKF
                     EAILSWAEFLNINRRIDDDDPDNAKKAADDQEEIGLGQISKAPPTKLKLHLDLAPEDVN
                     RERLSGRILYPEWDVRTGHYLPDHVNVLLSDADIREDSAEFGKDPATARRIRAVKRQFE
                     ALRPGRVMTRGHLDGDQLDIEAAVRAETDRHASGEGNERVWMQSRPEARDLAVSILLDV
                     SRSTESAVTGRAVIDIEREALAALAWGLNACGDDFAIHAFSSLKRQRVYVQRCKRFDEP
                     MGRLVEQRIASLRPGHYTRLGAAIRHCSADLASQSRKRRLLLVITDGKPNDLDHYEGRH
                     GIEDTRQAIREARRAGQSVFGVTIEKTGKSWFPRMFGQGGFAVIPDPHRLTMALPQIYR
                     QLVGA"
     gene            complement(22608..24530)
                     /locus_tag="AE12_01779"
     CDS             complement(24540..25349)
                     /gene="nirQ"
                     /locus_tag="AE12_01780"
                     /inference="ab initio prediction:Prodigal:002006"
                     /inference="similar to AA sequence:UniProtKB:Q02441"
                     /codon_start=1
                     /transl_table=11
                     /product="Denitrification regulatory protein NirQ"
                     /db_xref="COG:COG0714"
                     /translation="MDGSMKLNEGAANAPFYLAQGDECDVFTAAYNNDLPVLLKGPTGC
                     GKTRFVAHMAAKLGRPLYTVACHDDLAAADLIGRYLLKGGETVWVDGPLTRAVREGAIC
                     YLDEVVEARKDVTVVLHPLTDDRRILPIDRTGEELEAAPGFMLVASYNPGYQNILKTLK
                     PSTRQRFISLEFDFPSPEMEAEVVAQESGLALERCKPLIRLANKLRGLKGQDLEEGVST
                     RLVVYAATLIAQGMSTDRAILAAMIEPLTDDEDIKRGLLDLVTAVFG"
     gene            complement(24540..25349)
                     /locus_tag="AE12_01780"
                     /gene="nirQ"
     CDS             complement(25355..26722)
                     /gene="norB"
                     /locus_tag="AE12_01781"
                     /EC_number="1.7.2.5"
                     /inference="ab initio prediction:Prodigal:002006"
                     /inference="similar to AA sequence:UniProtKB:P98008"
                     /codon_start=1
                     /transl_table=11
                     /product="Nitric oxide reductase subunit B"
                     /translation="MKYESQKIAYAYFAVAMALFAIQVIGGLLAGFIYVFPNFLSELLP
                     FNIVRMLHTNSLIVWLILGFFGAAYFLIPEEAEREIHSPKLAYLQLIILVVGTLGVVVT
                     YVFNLFEGNWLLGKEGREFLEQPKWVKMGIVVAALIFLYNVSMTVLKGKKTAITNILLL
                     GLWGLALLFLFAFYNPGNLSLDKQYWWYVVHLWVEGVWELIMASILAYLMLKLTGVDRE
                     IVEKWLYVIVAAALFSGILGTGHHYYWIGTPGYWQWIGSIFSSLEVIPFFAMMAFAFVM
                     VWKGRRDHPNKAALLWSLGCATLAFFGAGVWGFLHTLHGVNYYTHGTQITAAHGHLAFY
                     GAYVCLNLAIFSYAMPILKNRDPYNQVLNMGSFWLMTSGMVFMTFVLTFGGTVQTHMQR
                     VVGDYFMDVQDQIAIFYWMRLGSGVVVVLGALLFIYSIWVPRKEVIEPGAAETPAE"
     gene            complement(25355..26722)
                     /locus_tag="AE12_01781"
                     /gene="norB"
     CDS             complement(26739..27188)
                     /gene="norC"
                     /locus_tag="AE12_01782"
                     /inference="ab initio prediction:Prodigal:002006"
                     /inference="similar to AA sequence:UniProtKB:Q52527"
                     /codon_start=1
                     /transl_table=11
                     /product="Nitric oxide reductase subunit C"
                     /db_xref="COG:COG2010"
                     /translation="MREVMTKSMARNIFYGGSLFFILIFLALSAHSHLYIVNSENSAKL
                     DESVVRGKHVWEKHACINCHTIMGEGAYYAPEVANVMTRWGVLDDPESAFEALKGWMEA
                     QPTGIPGRRQMPNFNLSDEEIRDLANFLIWTDNIDAQGWPPNEAG"
     gene            complement(26739..27188)
                     /locus_tag="AE12_01782"
                     /gene="norC"
     CDS             27491..28540
                     /locus_tag="AE12_01783"
                     /inference="ab initio prediction:Prodigal:002006"
                     /codon_start=1
                     /transl_table=11
                     /product="hypothetical protein"
                     /translation="MPINIYGAFRTDTTMTDNTATFATLGATFQISQYSQITIDDGADG
                     SVIEGDNIVNESPNDPTQTYLGEVFIWDYTIEVNDGVNTYQIGVMDWDENGDGEFDFPT
                     AEQGYFIGFIGDIPPLNTTLTVGSVVDNGANIDVDTVVPCFCAGTLIDTPTGPRAIETL
                     STGDKVVTLDHGPQVIRWIGSRTLDASELARKPRLRPIRIAAGSLGSGLPRRDLLVSPQ
                     HRMLIRSNIAIRMFDSEEVLVPAHKLVGIPGITVEEDAQNLVYHHMLFDRHEIVLAEGA
                     PSESLFTGQQALKAIHPEALAEIVALFPELASQDHQPVAARQIPSQGRKIHSLLRRHKK
                     NDRALIRPS"
     gene            27491..28540
                     /locus_tag="AE12_01783"
     CDS             complement(28566..29756)
                     /locus_tag="AE12_01784"
                     /inference="ab initio prediction:Prodigal:002006"
                     /codon_start=1
                     /transl_table=11
                     /product="hypothetical protein"
                     /translation="MPAMIARVLGEGFRVFFLSAGLFGLFAGGAWGVWLTTQTGLVDYE
                     NPTYAMSPPMWHAHEMIFGYATAALGGFLLTAVPNWTGTPEARVQFIVIAAGIWLAGRI
                     AMWFSGALPPGLVAVFDLAFVPILAAKIASQLIRRPKPQNMIFLLLLSYFWIANLLTHL
                     DWMGITGGTLDIGLRVGLLTLCSMIAILGGRITPAFTRNAMKRAGEPEAAWPVSVAALD
                     KASMGLALLLPLSVFLFGLGKIAGGMAVALGITQILRMSRWRARWAIRQPILVALHLGL
                     GMLALGLVLWGVAVLGIGSEIGALHVLGIGCVGGMTLAVMSRAALGHSGRALVAPPPMA
                     VAYGLMASSAILRWVGSVTDQGYLVMMLVSDGLWISAIVLYLITMWPALTGPRIAS"
     gene            complement(28566..29756)
                     /locus_tag="AE12_01784"
     CDS             30001..31677
                     /gene="nirS_1"
                     /locus_tag="AE12_01785"
                     /EC_number="1.7.2.1"
                     /inference="ab initio prediction:Prodigal:002006"
                     /inference="similar to AA sequence:UniProtKB:P24040"
                     /codon_start=1
                     /transl_table=11
                     /product="Nitrite reductase"
                     /translation="MSLGISYDKTGRAFGVGLAMLLGSVAAPAFAEEPTLSDEAFESSK
                     QLYFEQCAGCHGVLRKGATGKNLEPHWKKTAADGTVTEGGTLQLGQERLEKIIAWGTEG
                     GMNNFSDIMTEQEIKDMATYIMMEAPKPPEMSLEQMKETRKVYVEEADYPTEPLHGRNW
                     ENFFVVIERDVGKVAVIDGDTKEVLTHIPTGYAVHVLKASEHHSITEPEHPGRFWYTMG
                     RDGKMTKIDLWQKPENMLVSEVKIAYDARDVAVSGDGKYVIGGGYWPPHFAIVDAQTME
                     PVKVVSTRGTNVDGEYVEEARVAAIYTTPNEPTWIVAVKELGQLWQVDYTDLDNLRIDK
                     INSAKFLHDGFFDPTGRYFQIAANASNKMVVVDTETHKLEAMIDTAALPHPGPGANWVD
                     PNCGPVAGTTHLGVGTVTVWGNDPEGHPDQAWKTCYEVETDGPGLFVRTHPNSDYIWAD
                     QTKHPEPEIQQSVQVISKETGEIVKTIQITEDEGSAAVHFEFNADGTEVWVSKWNLSDS
                     KEPNGQIVIFDAKTLEEIGRIEGLYAPTGKFNVYNRSNHVT"
     gene            30001..31677
                     /locus_tag="AE12_01785"
                     /gene="nirS_1"
     CDS             31802..33592
                     /locus_tag="AE12_01786"
                     /inference="ab initio prediction:Prodigal:002006"
                     /codon_start=1
                     /transl_table=11
                     /product="hypothetical protein"
                     /translation="MTSEPDKKKPIWRRYFLWGMPVAGIAAAFVGGIIFWGGFNTAMEA
                     TNTKDFCISCHEMRDFVYEEYTGTIHDVNRSGVGAVCSDCHVPKDWTHKIIRKIKASKE
                     LYGKMVGTINTREKFEAKRVHLAMNEWERMKSSDSRECRNCHDFESMMPEFQKPRARQQ
                     HLNAMTVGQTCIDCHKGIAHSDARDRADEEYLEKLEAPNPSFIREIPPEYLASLERIEA
                     KEAAEAEAEKAAKQAQHEAMQAQIAAAVDAAVAEERAKAGGEEAAAPSGGEGGSDVGSD
                     IDWNAVAATDLKLFYPGQASFEWVQNGKFHGGARPLTKGGDQCTTCHAKELDTIGNKIV
                     AGGELEPTPIPGKRGVIDATVQAAHDDQNLYVRLQWPDAGHNPAPFVDGGKMDPDNQIK
                     VAMMITGTGIELGEQVGCWASCHADNSYMPFDPGAEAIAANGDVSGRLNTQDTVTKYIS
                     ESRTEVEIKGRRGKALGGWDKLQAAEQIEQYLADGTYLDLMRVYADGSATNGYLLEQRV
                     VNDGEIAASASLDAGMWTVVFTRPLNSGAPGDVPLEVGQTYTVGFAIHDDFAAARFHHV
                     TLDTNLALDDDSAFINVVKQ"
     gene            31802..33592
                     /locus_tag="AE12_01786"
     CDS             33647..34048
                     /locus_tag="AE12_01787"
                     /inference="ab initio prediction:Prodigal:002006"
                     /codon_start=1
                     /transl_table=11
                     /product="hypothetical protein"
                     /translation="MKPQHLLPALLFLAAPAWADETAELCAEAEERYAELFGQPSSSVE
                     DAEVVLMYKYTFCPVELTVKAGTTVRWVNVDKRTSHSVLLKDGSEPESDRLFPEETVEL
                     TFLTPGPQEYLCGPHWETQNMIGMITVEP"
     gene            33647..34048
                     /locus_tag="AE12_01787"
     CDS             34239..35000
                     /gene="sumT_1"
                     /locus_tag="AE12_01788"
                     /EC_number="2.1.1.107"
                     /inference="ab initio prediction:Prodigal:002006"
                     /inference="similar to AA sequence:UniProtKB:O34744"
                     /codon_start=1
                     /transl_table=11
                     /product="Uroporphyrinogen-III C-methyltransferase"
                     /db_xref="COG:COG0007"
                     /translation="MSGKVFLIGAGPGDPELMTLRALRMLQEADVVVYDRLVSSDILNL
                     HAEGARLIPVGKAPKCHTVPQDRINEILVEEASAGHTVARLKGGDPMIFGRGSEEAAHL
                     MASGIPVEYAPGITAAQGASCSTGVPLTHRGLATSVQYVTGHRQADKVLDLDWKRLADP
                     DSTLVVYMGVANIGQIAMGLMTENLPGSTPVLAVGKATTPDEHRMVSRLDRLAADVRDT
                     DLKAPTLFIIGKVVSLYAERPVAEFLEQAHG"
     gene            34239..35000
                     /locus_tag="AE12_01788"
                     /gene="sumT_1"
     CDS             34993..35376
                     /locus_tag="AE12_01789"
                     /inference="ab initio prediction:Prodigal:002006"
                     /codon_start=1
                     /transl_table=11
                     /product="hypothetical protein"
                     /translation="MAKFGSRRSGGSRSLPDGAAKGPGWTARAVLTTAVLVATSAFAAD
                     TLDPNALKRLVHQDCGSCHGLSLKGGLGPDLRSETLEHYDADVLTGVILDGIPDTAMPP
                     WRPLISEEEAEWIARYLLAQEAQ"
     gene            34993..35376
                     /locus_tag="AE12_01789"
     CDS             35373..36518
                     /locus_tag="AE12_01790"
                     /inference="ab initio prediction:Prodigal:002006"
                     /codon_start=1
                     /transl_table=11
                     /product="hypothetical protein"
                     /translation="MKQLILTLAATLLMTTAQAEPIATGDLGLVIERAKGSVLLVDQSD
                     RAALARIEGLGDLSHASLVYSPDERFAYVFGRDGGLTKVDIVTRQIVNRVVQAGNAIGG
                     AISDDGKLVAVSNYEPGGVRVFDADTLEMVADIPTDSKTIGLVDVPGRRFVFTMWDTGE
                     TWIADFAKGDPAITKITDMGKNPYDALITANGRTYITGLFGEDGLTALDLWSDNPEPIR
                     VLPDYGRGQEEMPVYKMPHLEGWALTGREFVLPAVGHHEVLWIDSDTLTETGRTQTHGQ
                     PVFAMARPDGRQVWVNFAHPLNDTIQVIDSVSKEIIHEFKPGPAVLHMEFTPRGHEVWI
                     SVRDANKVMVYDTQTFEKLREIEADSPSGIFFTARAHKTGL"
     gene            35373..36518
                     /locus_tag="AE12_01790"
     CDS             36520..37509
                     /locus_tag="AE12_01791"
                     /inference="ab initio prediction:Prodigal:002006"
                     /codon_start=1
                     /transl_table=11
                     /product="hypothetical protein"
                     /translation="MQHITDPIDRRLLDDFQRDFPIVERPFLVLANALGLEEAEVLDRL
                     ARMRKTGRITRVGATIAPGAVSASTLAAVAAPEERLEEVAALIDAEPGVNHNYQREDDW
                     NLWFVATGPDRAHVNDTLARISQRSGLRVLDLRLVRPFNIDLGFRMSGETRNAPGPRKV
                     DRSAMREGDRPLLQALSSGLSLVSDPYAALARTLNRDTEDVMDRVAALHRAGIISRLGV
                     IVRHRALGWSANAMVVWDMPAEQVSSAGPALAAHPGVTLCYERNPVEDIWPYRLYSMIH
                     ARSRPEAMEVLAGAAALPELFGAQRKVLFSTRCFKQTGALIQPKEAAA"
     gene            36520..37509
                     /locus_tag="AE12_01791"
     CDS             37506..37955
                     /locus_tag="AE12_01792"
                     /inference="ab initio prediction:Prodigal:002006"
                     /codon_start=1
                     /transl_table=11
                     /product="hypothetical protein"
                     /translation="MKLDDTDRAILNRMQDDLPLTSHPYTAIAEELGIAESDLLTRLAR
                     MKDARVITRFGPFFDAAAMGGAFCLCAMAVPSQDFENVLTKVNAHPEVAHNYERTHRLN
                     MWFVLATETPEGIAATAEAIARETGIAVLQFPKLQEFFIGFRVAA"
     gene            37506..37955
                     /locus_tag="AE12_01792"
     CDS             37952..38434
                     /locus_tag="AE12_01793"
                     /inference="ab initio prediction:Prodigal:002006"
                     /codon_start=1
                     /transl_table=11
                     /product="hypothetical protein"
                     /translation="MIDAKDREIIEALQGGLPLVPAPFAQVADGLGLDEKTLMSRLADM
                     KSRGVIRRIAAAPNHYKLGMTSNGMTVWDVDDDRVAELGAQIGALPFVTHCYERPRALP
                     DWPYNLFAMVHGSDAQEVEDKRAQITAILGDACRAKDILYSTRILKKTGLRLKKKG"
     gene            37952..38434
                     /locus_tag="AE12_01793"
     CDS             38438..39652
                     /gene="pqqE"
                     /locus_tag="AE12_01794"
                     /EC_number="1.21.98.4"
                     /inference="ab initio prediction:Prodigal:002006"
                     /inference="protein motif:HAMAP:MF_00660"
                     /codon_start=1
                     /transl_table=11
                     /product="PqqA peptide cyclase"
                     /translation="MFRLTEYMHQLVNPTPVRKRRPGPVKPVVIWNLTRRCNLKCRHCY
                     TVSADVAFPGELSHEQAMVTLEDLGQFRVPALILSGGEPLDRFDFFDIAKRARDLVPML
                     ALSTNGTRIYDETADMIADVGFNYVGISLDGIGATNDWFRGVEGAFADALRGVRECKKR
                     GIKVGLRFCLTEGTQHHLPDLLQLCDDEGVDKFYLSHLVYAGRGDKNRGEDAEHLRTRK
                     GLDLLLERAWEAASGGRPLDIVTGNNDADAGYFLNWVRAHFDDDKAAHVREHLAAWGGN
                     SSGLGVANIDNLGRVHPDTYWSDYTVGNVKTKSFSELWTGDDPMLAMLRTRPRPLKGRC
                     GACQLKDVCGGNTRIRALQLTGDPWAEDPACYLSNEEIGVNGASERLQVTPFRGKSHDP
                     AHQFF"
     gene            38438..39652
                     /locus_tag="AE12_01794"
                     /gene="pqqE"
     CDS             39627..41180
                     /gene="nirS_2"
                     /locus_tag="AE12_01795"
                     /EC_number="1.7.2.1"
                     /inference="ab initio prediction:Prodigal:002006"
                     /inference="similar to AA sequence:UniProtKB:P24474"
                     /codon_start=1
                     /transl_table=11
                     /product="Nitrite reductase"
                     /db_xref="COG:COG2010"
                     /translation="MIRRISSFDTLKIGAFCSLLLAGTAWADAPSDYAEHCASCHGENR
                     LGGVGPALIPETLKRMRGPRVAAVIAEGRIATQMPAFSHELDALQIEELAGWLKSPLET
                     DPEWGEADIMASRTLDEDYISVDAPVWGSDPMNITLAVETGDHHVSVLDGDTFEVLDRF
                     ETPFAVHGGPKFSPDGRYVFIMSRDGWVQKYDIWALKQVGRVRAGLNSRNIAMSGNGKW
                     VAVANYLPNSLTLLSTEDLSVAKVIDVKSKKGKPSRVSAVYQAPPRESFVLALKDVPEI
                     WEVFYGANPPQSGLGHDFRIEGQFKNPDPFPVRKITTPDYLDDFFFDQSYEYVMGASRD
                     GKGGQVIDLVIGHKVADLDLPGMPHLGSGITWKHGDSTVMATPHLTDGTVSVIDMETWE
                     TVKRIKTEGPGFFMRSHENSPYVWADVFFGPNKDAMHVIDKQSLEIVKTLRPAPDKTVA
                     HVEFTKDGSHALVSIWEDDGAVIVYDAQTLEEVRRLPMRKPSGKYNVWNKITFSEGTSH
                     "
     gene            39627..41180
                     /locus_tag="AE12_01795"
                     /gene="nirS_2"
     CDS             41209..41400
                     /locus_tag="AE12_01796"
                     /inference="ab initio prediction:Prodigal:002006"
                     /codon_start=1
                     /transl_table=11
                     /product="hypothetical protein"
                     /translation="MLLYPATALTVAINLFLAGLILHSAGFGAIGPVPAILWSIPLGIP
                     AAWLAGRWVRGLMDEADG"
     gene            41209..41400
                     /locus_tag="AE12_01796"
     CDS             41506..41970
                     /locus_tag="AE12_01797"
                     /inference="ab initio prediction:Prodigal:002006"
                     /codon_start=1
                     /transl_table=11
                     /product="hypothetical protein"
                     /translation="MPALVPLHNLPARAVRAAAGLAGMLLLLLQTFGPALASPGESVWV
                     EICSEGGAVWVEVDLEEDTEDPTAYCPKCADCALCAVTSAAPVPELAQVPQIGIFRVVQ
                     VQNSKSSVLYNSGRLWPETRGPPCTTRETTERAPRTSMASTLSIGGAPWS"
     gene            41506..41970
                     /locus_tag="AE12_01797"
     CDS             41961..44138
                     /locus_tag="AE12_01798"
                     /inference="ab initio prediction:Prodigal:002006"
                     /codon_start=1
                     /transl_table=11
                     /product="hypothetical protein"
                     /translation="MVVSRAIHFLLALALSCLMAISAHADSLASFLPEIEPADLAPGAD
                     AFGPVRDDVPVAPVLKGGETVAWAFLTSDFVGTTGYSGKPIHVVAAIDDDAVLTGVQLV
                     KHSEPIVLIGIPNSRMVELTEGYAGLDLKVEAETGGEGHDLDIISGATVTIMVIDDSLV
                     RGGIKVARALGLGGLSPLQADGPKREVDMAQDAVYDWATLSGDGSIRRLTLDVGQVNAA
                     FEATGDQRAIKRPEPGEPDDTFIDMHVALVSVPSIGKSLLGEAEYQNLVEWLDEGEQAI
                     LVLGRGSYSFKGSGYVRGGIFDRIQLIQGDNSVRFFDKQQERLGRVAAPDAPSFTELDI
                     FKIPAEAEFNPAEPFRLQLLVQRAVGAVEKTFLTFDLGYKLPEQYLLPVAAPTVVDDAT
                     GEAAAKAALWKRIWKDRTVEIAGLGVMLLVLTATFFFQFHATMNARVFYWFRIGYLALT
                     LFFIGWYANAQLSVVNLMALAGSLRTGFSWDAFLLDPLVFIQWFAVAAALLFWGRGAYC
                     GWLCPFGALQELTNKIARALKVPQWTLPWGLNERLWPAKYMVFLGLFGLSFVSIPLAET
                     YAEIEPFKTAIILKFMRDWPFVVFALTLLGIGLFIERFYCRYLCPLGGALAIPARIRMF
                     DWLRRYKECGSPCQTCANECPVQAIHPTGEINPNECVTCLHCQVLYQSEDKCPVVIRQL
                     KRRAKTGSVNLKTPLGQPPANHPNAKPQSVS"
     gene            41961..44138
                     /locus_tag="AE12_01798"
     CDS             44154..46061
                     /gene="nosZ_1"
                     /locus_tag="AE12_01799"
                     /EC_number="1.7.2.4"
                     /inference="ab initio prediction:Prodigal:002006"
                     /inference="similar to AA sequence:UniProtKB:Q51705"
                     /codon_start=1
                     /transl_table=11
                     /product="Nitrous-oxide reductase"
                     /db_xref="COG:COG4263"
                     /translation="MSEQDNKLNITRRGMLGATATGAVLAGTGLGSTLMTAKQASAAAN
                     ANLEPGELDEYYGFWSSGQTGELRILGFPSMRELMRVPVFNRCSATGWGQTNESLKIMT
                     DGLLPETKEFLAKRGMKTYDNGDLHHPHMSFTDGTYDGRYLFMNDKANTRVARVRCDVM
                     KCDKITEIPNAKAIHGLRPQKFPRTGYVFANGEDETPLVNDGTVLDDPSQYVNIFTALD
                     GDTMEVAWQVIVSGNLDNTDCDYQGKYAYSTSYNSEMGMNLAEMTENELDHVVVFNLAE
                     IEKGIEAGDYQELKGVKVLDGRKGQNKKYTRYIPIPNSPHGINTAPDGKHVCINGKLSP
                     TVSIMDVTKLDALFESDADPRSCIVGEPQLGLGPLHTAYDGQGNAFTTLFLDSQIVKWN
                     MDKAIRAYAGEDVDPIISKVDVHYQPGHNSTSMGETKDADGKWLISMNKFSKDRFLNVG
                     PLKPENEQLIDISSDEMKVVHDGPTFAEPHDSIIVRSDIVNPVNVWDRNDITWEDARKQ
                     AEADGVDLEDGAEEPIRDGNKVRVYMTSQAPTFSLEKFTVKQGDEVTIFVTNLDDVDDV
                     THGFCLGNYGIAFEIGPMATASITFTADRPGVHWFYCQWFCHALHMEMRGRMLVEPQGA
                     "
     gene            44154..46061
                     /locus_tag="AE12_01799"
                     /gene="nosZ_1"
     CDS             46065..47321
                     /gene="nosD"
                     /locus_tag="AE12_01800"
                     /inference="ab initio prediction:Prodigal:002006"
                     /inference="similar to AA sequence:UniProtKB:P19843"
                     /codon_start=1
                     /transl_table=11
                     /product="putative ABC transporter binding protein NosD"
                     /translation="MRWPLLIPLLLGSPLWAADWDVPNRAGAINETLAQAADGDTLRLS
                     PGVYTETLVLDRPVTLDGLGQATIDGQGNGSVITVTGPGVTVRGLTVIGSGSSHEGIDS
                     GIQLTKTAKAPVVEDNVLLGNLYGVDIHGAKDSIVRGNRIEGRQDQRMNDRGNGVYVWN
                     APGAVVDGNDIQYGRDGIFVNSSKKNTFTNNLFRDLRFAVHYMYADNSIVSDNVSIGND
                     LGYAVMFTTNVTVANNVSIGDREHGVMLNYANKSTITGNVVKGAKEKCTFLYNSNKNEF
                     TDNWFQGCGIGIHFTAGSERNRIVGNSFIGNRTQVKYVSTKWVEWSEDGRGNYWSDFAA
                     YDVDGNGIADAPYRPNDSMDHVLWTQPSAKLLLGSPAVQLVRWSQSAFPALLPGGVMDS
                     NPLMQAPEPPAMKKVPHDG"
     gene            46065..47321
                     /locus_tag="AE12_01800"
                     /gene="nosD"
     CDS             47311..48204
                     /gene="nosF"
                     /locus_tag="AE12_01801"
                     /inference="ab initio prediction:Prodigal:002006"
                     /inference="similar to AA sequence:UniProtKB:P19844"
                     /codon_start=1
                     /transl_table=11
                     /product="putative ABC transporter ATP-binding protein
                     NosF"
                     /db_xref="COG:COG1131"
                     /translation="MTDKALSIDHVLKDRGKTRVLDDITLSLAPGQRVALLGHNGAGKS
                     TLIKSILGLTPIHGGAIRIGDATPGSAQARRETAYLPEAVSFHPALTGREQLTLFAQLS
                     GARADVPGLLDRVGLSDALDRRIGTYSKGMRQRLGLAQVLLGQPKVALLDEPTSGLDPI
                     SRQDLYAIIDELAAQGTAVLIASHALTEVEARTDRIAIMRKGRMVADDTLNNLSALAGL
                     PIRLKVRASANPDVLAAELGGSRINGASVELLCSPENKMEALRRIAGLGDAVADVEMTP
                     PKLEDLYRHYAQEDLQ"
     gene            47311..48204
                     /locus_tag="AE12_01801"
                     /gene="nosF"
     CDS             48201..49022
                     /gene="nosY"
                     /locus_tag="AE12_01802"
                     /inference="ab initio prediction:Prodigal:002006"
                     /inference="similar to AA sequence:UniProtKB:P19845"
                     /codon_start=1
                     /transl_table=11
                     /product="putative ABC transporter permease protein NosY"
                     /db_xref="COG:COG1277"
                     /translation="MTRFLAITRTEMLILRRNRWLLVATLIMVLFALALTFAGSAPTGT
                     LGVDMLTVSVASMTTLSVYLAPLLALMIAFDAIAGDVDRGSLSLLLSYPAGRGEILLGK
                     FTAHLAALAFAMTIGFGTAGAVAAFFGGAGPESLMALVRLILTSILLGAVFLALGYLLS
                     ALAKGATAAAGLSAGLWLVFVVLYDLGLLGAVVMDKGGTFTQSVFPWVMVANPADAFRL
                     WNIAATEGVAMASGMTGAAQALPVWAAPVSLLIWPVIGFALARIAFRRVEP"
     gene            48201..49022
                     /locus_tag="AE12_01802"
                     /gene="nosY"
     CDS             49019..49534
                     /gene="nosL"
                     /locus_tag="AE12_01803"
                     /inference="ab initio prediction:Prodigal:002006"
                     /inference="similar to AA sequence:UniProtKB:O68481"
                     /codon_start=1
                     /transl_table=11
                     /product="Copper-binding lipoprotein NosL"
                     /translation="MKRLALIALVALAACKEEVAEAPDPVDLTPDALSYFCQMNIAEHG
                     GPKGQIHLEGYPAPLFFAQVRDMLAYLKSPERDAKITAVYVSDMGVAPSWGQPGISNWI
                     AADGATFVVGADVAGGMGAREVVPFAELDEAEAFILRYGGSALPLPEIPDAEVLGPVDL
                     DLILETPA"
     gene            49019..49534
                     /locus_tag="AE12_01803"
                     /gene="nosL"
     CDS             49531..50427
                     /locus_tag="AE12_01804"
                     /inference="ab initio prediction:Prodigal:002006"
                     /codon_start=1
                     /transl_table=11
                     /product="hypothetical protein"
                     /translation="MTVLTRRRFLTISAACAAMPAAASGSAQWHGIALGAPASLRLEGL
                     TDVQAAPIFAAVEAELNRLEDLFSLYRPHSQISQLNRTGHLNAPAPELLEVLSLCSALH
                     EASGGSFDPTIQPLWLALASGAEQPIVERAHATIGWNNVHVGTDEIRLPYPRHSAITLN
                     GIAQGAITDRIAALLRSFDLCNVLVDMGEVAALGQRYTSEPWRVGLAAPDGKVAKRITL
                     QDRAVATSAPGGTMLQGKHGHILNPKGHKVTQHAVSVSAARAAVADGLSTALCLTPDSG
                     ANALASRFPGAKIEMLL"
     gene            49531..50427
                     /locus_tag="AE12_01804"
     CDS             complement(51717..54005)
                     /locus_tag="AE12_01805"
                     /inference="ab initio prediction:Prodigal:002006"
                     /codon_start=1
                     /transl_table=11
                     /product="hypothetical protein"
                     /translation="MLEQLIHDFKRSSPLIRISIIALFPLYLLYRLHRYRRDIRRNRIN
                     TSFSVQRMGDISGTLRDVKQEPIDPKLEYEINDLADTFALCRIVGNDLEPRHKVGQSLS
                     NVRFILDNEPEFDGVRKLWLINRIFNAETEAKIIGLLEERGQTYRRIAFDPEEYQSIGY
                     SFDTFKQPDMFYDGHLEIDSTSTRTTQAVMQAYRARNNYVMHNNGARNAALEFCLEYGK
                     WALPFDGNCFLTSSGWARLHSNILEARDKRYFVVPMARITNNQDLLEPNNTFSAEEEPQ
                     LVFRCDAPLRFNEDLPYGRRPKVELFMHLGIEGPWTRWPVEDFDIPPRRVHPDGHRVGQ
                     AGWVARLASGKAHLEQADRKAFVNRGLARASAIRSTLDMLSARPVRATFAQHQALSYDL
                     TTAGPAQSEDWAAVREAAQQALDRGPFSVTQKPEPGPSGDLRDYFHPAPYWWPNPNSKD
                     GLPYVRRDGERLPGTELYEPESDRFDRTRLQRVFDDTTALALASTLQGADPSFHAHACS
                     ILRTWFLDAETGMKPNLSYAQVRLGHQGNMGAAHGVIETKDFYFLLDAVRILRDSHITD
                     HMKEWSAEFFDWFTDSVQGRQECRAANNHGTCYDLQAASLAAFLEKEDYLQAIDLRAQA
                     RAISTITPDGDQPHELQRTLTQHYWAFNLQSWVNLFDLLSAAGLRPWQSEAGERVRVGL
                     RRMLMLSKQNWEHPQIKPFDGNRLLPLNETLKNQTGEDILGRAESDGPVSFFPHDGVAP
                     FWRLTRLGR"
     gene            complement(51717..54005)
                     /locus_tag="AE12_01805"
     CDS             complement(54194..54721)
                     /locus_tag="AE12_01806"
                     /inference="ab initio prediction:Prodigal:002006"
                     /codon_start=1
                     /transl_table=11
                     /product="hypothetical protein"
                     /translation="MPRDPHLNSVSPVPKTLRDDIQGLRALAVLAVVAFHANCAWLAGG
                     FVGVDVFFVISGYLITSIILRQRERANFSFVAFYLARLRSIVPAYIVMINLTSIVMAAI
                     LVPRDFEAFNESAISALYFGSNVFFARCLIPRFDGVFYTLVYLKQCGPEICSVPQCNPP
                     KPWAISYIFDPL"
     gene            complement(54194..54721)
                     /locus_tag="AE12_01806"
     CDS             54919..55869
                     /gene="wbpB"
                     /locus_tag="AE12_01807"
                     /EC_number="1.1.1.335"
                     /inference="ab initio prediction:Prodigal:002006"
                     /inference="similar to AA sequence:UniProtKB:G3XD23"
                     /codon_start=1
                     /transl_table=11
                     /product="UDP-N-acetyl-2-amino-2-deoxy-D-glucuronate
                     oxidase"
                     /db_xref="COG:COG0673"
                     /translation="MTKNYGLIGAAGYIAPRHMKAIRETSGILKTAYDLNDSIGIMDSF
                     FPDARFFTEFEQFEADVFSRRTDGERVDYIGICSPNYLHKAHMGFALRAGADAICEKPL
                     VLNPSEIDELAALEKETGHRINSILQLRLHPAILALKDKIAQSGPDRIHDVDLGYFTSR
                     GSWYYASWKGYEHKSGGIATNIGVHFYDMLSFIFGPLKSSVVHYRAADASAGYLEFQQA
                     RVRWVLSINRAHLPAQTPEGQTTYRSITVDGEEVEFSGGFTDLHTASYHGILGGNGFGL
                     DAVRPSIELVSSIRSAAIEPRKGEQHPDLAKVINT"
     gene            54919..55869
                     /locus_tag="AE12_01807"
                     /gene="wbpB"
     CDS             55866..56966
                     /gene="purN_2"
                     /locus_tag="AE12_01808"
                     /EC_number="2.1.2.2"
                     /inference="ab initio prediction:Prodigal:002006"
                     /inference="protein motif:HAMAP:MF_01930"
                     /codon_start=1
                     /transl_table=11
                     /product="Phosphoribosylglycinamide formyltransferase"
                     /translation="MIAVFAYAFPHRKSRDILVELALAGKKKVCVIAAPMESLPNVDRT
                     RYSVKSLRFAPPQDTAEVARSLGFDYVEMKHSDIDAVSHHVAEKGLKLGIVAGARILKR
                     PVIECFDEGIVNFHPGPIPETSGLDAFFYTVKKSVSAGVTTHLIDARVDAGQQIYFDTV
                     EIGPSDTAETVQENIYQLQLIALRRFLSDRDGERLAHREVDWSGKNTPMTSDEKWQILL
                     DFPAWRSQQVVLQAAKRLVFACEAGRLAEVSKYLDRFPQLLEHRTPEGWTPLIVAAFNQ
                     QKDIVAELLNRGADPNATGRNGTTVLMYAKSAILKGESENLALLDLLIAKGADSSRRDK
                     FGHAVLDYVKDSKVLTRYFTAKSGGA"
     gene            55866..56966
                     /locus_tag="AE12_01808"
                     /gene="purN_2"
     CDS             56966..58078
                     /gene="wbpE"
                     /locus_tag="AE12_01809"
                     /EC_number="2.6.1.98"
                     /inference="ab initio prediction:Prodigal:002006"
                     /inference="similar to AA sequence:UniProtKB:Q9HZ76"
                     /codon_start=1
                     /transl_table=11
                     /product="UDP-2-acetamido-2-deoxy-3-oxo-D-glucuronate
                     aminotransferase"
                     /db_xref="COG:COG0399"
                     /translation="MQFIDLAAQQERIRDKIDARIAAVLSHGAYIMGPEVKELEEALAA
                     FCGAKHCISCANGTDALQLALMALEIGPGDAVFIPSFTFAASAEVVPFVGATPVFVDID
                     LDSYNMSPNSLVRAVEHARVNGLRPAAVMPVDLFGRPAEYVTLEQIADNFDLQLICDSA
                     QGWGACYKGRTTGSIGRITTTSFFPAKPLGCYGDGGALFTDDPELAAVLDSFRVHGKGI
                     EKYDNVRIGVNSRLDTLQAAILLEKLALYAEEITAREAIAQRYTSALSTHFVTPDIPHD
                     VQSTWAQYTLRAKSAEQRSEVMASLKKQGIPTAIYYPKPLHYQTAYRDFPADPEGLRNS
                     ETASTCVFSIPMSPYLTQDDQEKVIAALLA"
     gene            56966..58078
                     /locus_tag="AE12_01809"
                     /gene="wbpE"
     CDS             58118..59659
                     /gene="mshA_4"
                     /locus_tag="AE12_01810"
                     /EC_number="2.4.1.250"
                     /inference="ab initio prediction:Prodigal:002006"
                     /inference="protein motif:HAMAP:MF_01695"
                     /codon_start=1
                     /transl_table=11
                     /product="D-inositol-3-phosphate glycosyltransferase"
                     /translation="MTPNRSGKIISLTYHEITQDARVLKQARVLRNAGYDVNVYCDWPE
                     GLPEHDEIDGVKITRFECYSSKNARADILDKLTFLNRSKDEIRKRYLPFAKSVEALETL
                     IPSIEEKFGAGAIEKAQSSYFKTADGAERRRRFVEYLSLKMRIKLFEKSLPFASINPET
                     GKKSRKVTDMRKNYRVWRKKLYQAQSIHYCSNFPEIESKDGIVAIHAHDIYCLPCGVML
                     SQRLKVPLIYDAHEYEPARATKMDEQAPELPEWIEDDCFPYVTRMITVSDGFGELYEKR
                     FAGPPPTIVMNAPEVEASTLTKPVQVREGFRTVREQANVGDDVPLIVFTGGIQRTHRGV
                     DKVLEAMVHLPEAHLVSLGPRHVTNDAWFESVAKQLGVSDRVSLLPPVDARDVPAAIST
                     AHVSVCPFQDVSLNHRLAMPNKLFEAAFARIPICVSDLPEMRRFVETLGIGRAMDQTDP
                     KAIAATLQEVFDNRDAYLMTPEAENRLVNHYSWQRQAEKLLALYDEVLSPASVAE"
     gene            58118..59659
                     /locus_tag="AE12_01810"
                     /gene="mshA_4"
     CDS             complement(59720..60802)
                     /gene="wbpI"
                     /locus_tag="AE12_01811"
                     /EC_number="5.1.3.23"
                     /inference="ab initio prediction:Prodigal:002006"
                     /inference="similar to AA sequence:UniProtKB:G3XD61"
                     /codon_start=1
                     /transl_table=11
                     /product="UDP-2,3-diacetamido-2,3-dideoxy-D-glucuronate
                     2-epimerase"
                     /db_xref="COG:COG0381"
                     /translation="MKVCTIIGARPQFVKSAPVARAFQNCAGVEEVIIHTGQHFDSNMS
                     DVFFDELGIPKPRYNLGISNVGHGAMTGRMLEGLETVFLEEKPDWVLVFGDTNSTIAGA
                     LAASKLHIKVAHVEAGLRSFNRKMPEEINRILTDHCSDLLFTPTETATRNLENEGIPAS
                     KVLEVGDVMQDAAHLFGDLADQSNTLAGDLSIDAGGFILATVHRQENTDDPMRLRAIVE
                     GLSLVAEEIPIVLPLHPRTRGKLEQAGVKLGSGIRCVEPIGYLDMLALERRAALIVTDS
                     GGVQKEAYFQGVPCVTLRDETEWTELVETGWNRLCPPSSGADIVKAVRAALGTTGDDVA
                     LYGTGNVSQVIAEKIASFYG"
     gene            complement(59720..60802)
                     /locus_tag="AE12_01811"
                     /gene="wbpI"
ORIGIN
        1 ctcgaaatca gcggcctgtc ggtccagcag gcctcgcaac tcttccacgg ggcgcatctc
       61 aagcacgccg gtcagatgca ccgcaacata gttccaggtc gggacctgat catcgacgcc
      121 ataccaatca ggcgagatat acccatcagg ccctgaaacg gcgatccgcg cagattgtgg
      181 ctgcttcaat gcacgcacga tcgggtttga ccgcactaga tgcagatccg cccattcgac
      241 atcttcgctc agcaagaaag gaacgtggct cagtaatggc gcttccggtg tcgagactgc
      301 tagaacgcca aaggcgcgat ctcggacaaa atcgatatga cgcgcacgcg cctcgttgcg
      361 aaaggcaggg ttaggatgca tttgggtcct ccgtccaatt tctcttgcag aaccagtatc
      421 gaattggcaa ggtccacctc gttctcaggg cggggcgaaa ttccccaccg gcggtatgcg
      481 ggctcgaccc gtaagcccgc gagcggcccc gaccttcggg gtgtcagcag atctggtgag
      541 aggccagagc cgacggttac agtccggatg aaagagaacg tgcagcacgc cggtaatgcg
      601 gtgtgcccgc tcgtgatcgc cttgggtgaa gtgtctgttt gctaaggaga tcatgatgac
      661 acacacccgc tatgctttcg tcaaagccaa ttggcattct gatatcgtgg atcgcgccct
      721 tgatgggttc ttgcaactca tccccgccga acaggtcgat atatttgacg tccccggcgc
      781 gtttgaaatg cctttgattg cgcgcgatct ggctcaaacc ggtcaatacg cggccatagc
      841 ctgtgcagcc ttcgttgtgg atgggggcat ctaccggcac gattttgttg ctcaggccgt
      901 ggttgatggt ttgatgcgcg ccgctatgga caccggtgtc ccagtgctgt cggtctcgct
      961 gacgccgcat caatatcagg aaaccgatca tcacaacgcc atctaccgcg agcactttgt
     1021 gcaaaaaggg cgcgaagccg cacaggcggc ccaaaaggtc accaagaccc gcgcgaacat
     1081 cgctgctgcg gcctgacagc aagcggtcgg ggtcaccctc gaccgcaaat ccgcttgagg
     1141 ccaagccccg cgcccgctaa tcacgttccg caaaggagca cgccccatgt cgatgaacag
     1201 ctttggacac cttttccgag tcaccacctg gggtgaaagt cacgggcctg cattgggggc
     1261 caccgtcgac ggctgcccac cgggtgtgca aatcaatgag actatgatcc agcactggct
     1321 ggacaagcgt aaaccggggc agaacaagtt tacgacccag cggcgcgagc ccgatcaggt
     1381 caaaatcctg tccggtgttt tcgaaggcca gaccaccggc acgcctgtac aattgatgat
     1441 cgagaacacc gatcagcgct cgaaagacta cggtgacatc atggacaagt tccgccctgg
     1501 tcacgctgat attacttact ggcagaaata cggtattcgc gattatcgcg gtggcggccg
     1561 cagctcggct cgggaaacgg catcgcgcgt cgccgccgga ggattagcgc gcgaagcaat
     1621 caagcagatc gccccgaatg tgcagatcac cggctatatg acgcagatcg gtccgcacaa
     1681 aatcgatcgt ggaaatttcg actggtcgca gatcgagcaa aacccgttct ggacgccgga
     1741 cgctaaatct gccgaggatt gggcggtcta tctcgatgat ctgcgcaagt ccggaaactc
     1801 ggtcggcgcg gtggttgagg tcgtcgcgcg tggcgtccct gcggggctgg gcgcaccaat
     1861 atacgcaaag ttagatactg atcttgctgc cgcgatgatg tcgatcaacg cggtaaaagg
     1921 cgtcgagatt ggcgagggta tggcggctgc agaactgacc ggcgaagcca acgctgatga
     1981 aatctttatg ggtcagaacg gcccgcaata cagctcgaac catgcaggcg gcattttggg
     2041 cggcatttcc accggacagg acgtcgtcgt gcggtttgcg gtcaagccga cctcgtcgat
     2101 cctgaccact cgcaaaacca tcaccaaatc cggtgaagag accgagatca ttaccaaagg
     2161 acgccacgat ccctgcgttg gtatccgtgc cgtaccagta ggagaagcga tgatggcctg
     2221 tgtaatcctc gatcacctgc ttctgcatcg tggccagatc ggcgagaacc gtgggcggat
     2281 tggctgatca tcgcgcggcg cttcgggcgg tcgtcacgca gcgaatgctg accgatccgg
     2341 cgcatgatct ggggcatctg gatcgggttt ggatgaacgc tcaggctatt gctgaccagc
     2401 gcaccaacca gcgtgtattg cttgccgcct gttatctgca tgatctggtc aatctgccca
     2461 aggacgatcc caaccggcat ctggcgtcgc aacaatcggc cactgaatca gagcctattc
     2521 ttgccgaact tgactttacg gcgtcggaaa tttgcgcgac gcaacacgcc attgctgcgc
     2581 acagctactc cgccaacatt cctcctgaat cgcccgaggc atgtatcctg cgggacgcgg
     2641 atcgactgga cgcattgggc gcgatcggga ttgcccgcac cttcgccgtg tcgggagcat
     2701 tggggcgggc gttgtatgat atcgccgatc ccttcgccga agaccgcgac ttggatgacc
     2761 agagatttgc aattgatcat tggaagacca agctgctgaa tctgccagat gaaatggtga
     2821 ctgatggcgg acgggattta gcgcacaagc gggttactca aatgctcggg tttcttgaga
     2881 tactctcgga agaaatcggc cacccaatcc caatcaaatg gaaatctgtc tgattggtac
     2941 aatcccatcg ttgatctttt gcgcgcgaaa gcgcaggttc gcgccatggc gaaatcctta
     3001 acatcgcatc gtccggcatt agccgtggcg ctgaaactca gtgcgctggt gctgttcaca
     3061 gtaatgtccg ccttggtcaa ggcgctgtcg gatgatttcc ctccgggcga aatggtgttt
     3121 ttccgctcgc tcttcgccat tccggtcatc attgcttggt tgtcatggcg cggagagctg
     3181 acgcaaggtt tcatcgtaaa gaagcccatg ggccatttct ggcgcggtgt attgggcacg
     3241 tcggccatgg gattgacctt taccggactt agcctactgc ctttgcccga ggtcacggcc
     3301 atcggctatg ccacccctat cttcacgctg atcctggccg caatcatgtt gggcgaacgg
     3361 atacgaatga tccgcatcgg cgccgttgcg cttggtcttg tcggcgttct gatcatgatc
     3421 tggccgcgtc tgggctcggg tactgctgaa accgccgcaa tgatcggagc gctctgtgta
     3481 ttggcggcta ccgtcgcgcg cgcttttgtt cagatacaca ttcggcaact tgtgcaggtg
     3541 gatcatccag ctgcgattgt gttctacttt tcgctcacgg caactttgct ttcaagccta
     3601 tcggtgtttt ggggctgggt tgtcccaagc tgggaacaag ccgcattgct ggtcacaatg
     3661 ggcttgatcg gcggagtggc gcagattctc gtgacatcct cgtacaaatt cggccaagcc
     3721 tcgatgttgg cgccttacga ttatacgacg atgctgtttg ccatcatcat cggttatatc
     3781 tggtttgatg agcttccgac cttggtgatg ctgggtggtg cggcgctggt gattgcaggc
     3841 aacgttgtgg ttatcctgcg cgaacgccaa cttggactcg atcggaccaa ggcgcgatct
     3901 gtaaccgacc ccaaagcgtg actttacctt ttgcaaactt cccctaggtt gggccgagca
     3961 atcacagaga gtttcccgat gagcgacgca caaaaccaca aagaaaaaat gcaagaggtg
     4021 caggcgaagc accgcaagaa agtctcggaa gcggttgatc ccggtcgggg gctggtgctg
     4081 atcaacaccg gcaagggcaa gggcaagtcc tcggccgcat ttggtgtagt aattcgcgcc
     4141 ttgggttggg gtcagaaagt ggctgtggtt cagttcatca aaggcaaatg gaagacgggt
     4201 gagcgcaggt tttttgaaga gcgcgatctg gtcacctggc acacaatggg cgaaggcttc
     4261 acctgggata cgcaagaccg cgaacgtgac attgctgccg cgacggcagc ctttggcaag
     4321 gcgtgtgatc tgatgaaaag cggtgactat gatcttgttg ttttggacga gatcaatatc
     4381 gcgctgcgct acgaatacct ttcagtagag actgttaggg acggtcttaa ggcccgttcg
     4441 gacaaaacca gcgtattcct gacaggccgg gatgcacccc aagctttgcg cgattatgcg
     4501 gatctggtga ccgagatgac cgaagagaag cacccgtttc aggccggtat caaagcccag
     4561 cggggtgtgg atttctaaac ccgcacttcc ccttcgttca gcgcgcgcag tgatgcgcgc
     4621 ctgacaggct caggtgtcac gacggggtgt tcctcgagct tgcgacaacg ttcggcatca
     4681 caggtcttgt gatcaagata agcggcgaca tctgaggtca gcgcatcgca atcacatgac
     4741 gcgcaacagg gatcgcccat caattcttcg aaacgttcgc gcaatcgcag cctctttgtg
     4801 gtcgtttccg gggcgatggc aggccttcac atctgcacaa gctgagccta cagatcgccc
     4861 cagaacctgg agcttgatat caaaatctag cgttgcatta tatctgattg tttttatcgg
     4921 aaatttcaag ccttaaattc gattacatca tcgccagctc aattagggca aatcgcctta
     4981 ttagagccca aaaaggaaga gggccacgca gaaatccgca cagcccatca atgatttaca
     5041 gatttggtat tcggtcagac aacaacacct ttttcgggcg cactaagtga tatgaccgca
     5101 acaacagcgg cgccgtttac ccaatagaac agggcgtcaa tgccggaaaa tccaagcagg
     5161 ctgggcgcca tcagaaaggt aataccaaca agaagatcta cagcgaggtg gaacttgtag
     5221 gacagcaccc tccagattcc gagatgatga tctgtcagaa cggtcaatac gaaggcggcc
     5281 acgcctgtaa ccaaggacag ccagagcgcc aaggggttgg actgaccaag ccctagaaca
     5341 aagggcaaca ccatcagcgc aatcgcaacc gggtagtcga gatacgcatg gacagagcgg
     5401 gtgacaaaac gcagggacat ttcaacttcc tttccttaat cagtgatggc taaaggatag
     5461 gagcagcgat ccgaacggag tatacttggt cgtttgataa actttgcaga tcgttcgaaa
     5521 tacaagaacg atcagtgcag tgcccgatag gcggcgggag atacgccaac ctgtttcttg
     5581 aacacgcgcg aaaacgcggc ctcagaggca tatcccacct cggcagccgc atccgcaaca
     5641 ttccagcggt tttcggtcaa cccatgacag gctatctgca tccgccaatc tgtcagatat
     5701 tgtatcggag ttgttcccat cttctgggca aaaagctggg caaacgcggt gcgcgacatc
     5761 gctgcctcgc gcgcgagtga ggcaacactc cactcctgtg cgggggactg atgaaatgcc
     5821 gtcagcgccc gcgagatgcg cgggtcggca aacccggcca gcgcggcatc atccgggctt
     5881 tggtgttcca gataggcccg tattgcttgc gcaaacagca cttcagacag tttcaaagca
     5941 attaaatcgc cgccaatgcg tgcgccggac acctctgatc cgatcatgcg cagggtcgcc
     6001 tcaatccagg tgccagcgtc ctccccgtag ttctcgatca gaatataggg cggcagccga
     6061 tcgatcagca tatgcccagt ccctttccga ccggcgggtc ccgtaaacga gaaatgaccg
     6121 cagatcagct gcgtatcgcg ttcttcttcc gccccgccat agaccagcac accgtcgccc
     6181 gtgtagccgg actgatccaa cacctgctca agtggcagag cgtcataggg tttgacctcg
     6241 ttgcacagca gcgcgtgtga cgcgccatgt gggatcaaga tcaggtcgcc ctgccgcaac
     6301 cgcagcgtct cgccagttgc aggcaggtaa accttaagct caccgcgctg aacaaagtga
     6361 aagcgggcca cgttctcgta gctcggcacc tgtatcccga acggtggggt aaaggatgtg
     6421 cgaaagtaaa acgtgccacg aagagacagg cgggtgagaa tatcgctgag aagatccaac
     6481 atggatcaag aatacggtct cacacgcagg cgtccatatc tcgggacgat ctgcacaaaa
     6541 atttgcacgg cttgcaatca gaacccccgc ccgagcgggg gttcaaagcg gtattaactt
     6601 acgcgcggac cagcttttcg tagtcttcgg cgatttcacg ggtcagatcg ccaacctcaa
     6661 aggtatagtc gccgatctgc ccgaccggag tgacttcggc tgctgtacct gtcagccaac
     6721 actgttcgaa atctgccatt tcttcgggtc tgatgcggcg ttcgtggaca gtgacgccct
     6781 tgtctttcag catctggatc accgtctgac gggtgatgcc gttcaggaag caatcggcca
     6841 gcggggtgtg cacttctccg tctttcacga agaagacgtt ggcacccgtc gcttctgcca
     6901 cgttgccgtt gtaatccatg aacaaagcgt ccgagcagcc tttggcctcg gccttatgct
     6961 ttgaaatggt gcagatcatg taaagacccg ctgccttggc atgtaccgga atggtttccg
     7021 ggctgggtcg tttccactcg gcgatgtcca gcttggcacc ttgcatcttg gcatcaccgt
     7081 aatacgcacc ccaaggccaa acagcgatgg ccatccgaac ggggttcttg gcggaagcga
     7141 cacccatatc ctcaccagag ccacgccaga ccagagctcg gacataagca tcctgaagac
     7201 cgctggcttt cagcgcctct tcctttgccg cctcgatctc atcaaccgag taaggcattg
     7261 gcatatccag agcctcggcc gaggcgatca ggcgttccga atgttcgcgg cttttgaaga
     7321 tcttgccgtt ataggcgcgc tcaccctcaa acactgaaga cgcatagtgc atcgcgtggg
     7381 acagaatgtg cacattcgct tcgcgccagg gcacaagttc gccatccatc cagatgacac
     7441 cgtcgcgatc gtcatatccc gccatgcgaa acctcctgag ccgggctaga tttccgaatg
     7501 ttgcgccgtt taggtccgca tcggacataa tgttgcgcaa aaactgcgat tcgatacctg
     7561 tgcgcacttg gaatgtcaat aaggctgaca taaagtcaga tcatattgcg aatgaggtcc
     7621 aacatgtccg acatccgtcc cgccccggtc tttggcggag aaagcctgtt gtttctgaca
     7681 gatgagcaac tgaggcaggg tatcgaggcc atgttctttg cctatcgcgg ctttaccgcg
     7741 gaccctgacc gtatcctgac agaattggcc tatggtcggg cgcatcaccg ggccatccac
     7801 ttcatcaacc gcgcgccggg aacgacggtc aacaatctgc tggccatatt gggtgttacc
     7861 aaacaatcgc tgaaccgcgt tctgcgtagc ctcatcgaag atggtctggt cgaaagccga
     7921 gtcggaacag tggacaaacg tgaacgccac ctatttctga cggataaggg gaaggcgtta
     7981 gaggccaaac tctccgacgc ccagcgcgcc cggatgcgcg cggcctacaa ggatgcgggc
     8041 cccgaagcag tggccgggtt tcgcaaagtg cttgaagcga tgatggatgc tgatatgcgt
     8101 cgtgcatata caaaactgcg ggatacaact tcatgagcga aatggacgcc catcttctga
     8161 tcgtcgacga tgacgagcgc attcgcgatt tgctcaagaa attcctgatg cgcagcgggt
     8221 tcttggtgac ttctgcgcgc gacgcggccc atgcgcggcg ggttttgtca gggttggatt
     8281 ttgatatgat tgtgctggat gttatgatgc ccggtgagga tggcgtcagc ctgacacggg
     8341 ccttgcgcga aacgcattcc accccgatcc tgttgctgac ggcaaagggc gaaaccgagc
     8401 atcggattgc tggtttggaa gccggagccg atgactatct ggccaagccg ttcgaaccca
     8461 aagagttgct gcttaggatc aatgccattc tgcgccggat gccggaaacg cccgcgcagg
     8521 acgcggtggc caagattctg catcttggac caattcgcta cgatatcgag cggggagaga
     8581 tgtggcaggg cgaagatcca gtgcgcctga ctgcaacgga aagccagttg atgaagatat
     8641 tctcggccca gcccggcgaa ccgattagcc gtgccaagct ggtcgaggac ctggggcgcg
     8701 acaagggaca ggcgcaggaa cgtgcggtgg acgtgcagat cacccgcttg cgtcggaagc
     8761 tggagcagga tccgaaacag cctcggtatc tgcagactgt gcgcggtgcg ggctatatgc
     8821 tggcgccgga ctgatgagcc gccgcgcggc gtttttaggc cttgggcgag gatattttta
     8881 gccagatgaa gatggaatcc taatgaaaac cgctttgctg acccacgcag attgtcttaa
     8941 tcatgtgacg ccagaggggc atccagagcg ggtggcgcgg ttggaacata tccttcatgc
     9001 gcttgaggat ttggatttgc agcgtgtgac agcgccgttg gcggcggata atgatttgct
     9061 acgagttcat ccgcagagcc atatcagtga tattcttgac caaaggccct cggatgggtt
     9121 caagcagatt gatggggata cattcatgtc tccaggatct gttgatgcgg cctatcgcgc
     9181 ggcaggtgcg gtggtgcgag cagtcgatct ggtactgggc ggtgaagcac cgaatgcgtt
     9241 ctgtgcgata cgaccgccag gccaccatgc cgagacggaa acggccatgg ggttctgcct
     9301 gtttggcaat gccgcgttag ctgcaaagca tgcgctggat catcacgggt tgaaccgcgt
     9361 ggcagtggtg gattttgatg ttcatcatgg caatggcacg caggatttgc tgtgggacga
     9421 aaagcgcgcg ctggtgatca ccagtcagca gatgccgtta tggcccggct ctggccgtac
     9481 tgacgaaacc ggcgcttatg agaccgtttt gaacataccg ttggcccccg gcaccggcgg
     9541 gtccgagatg cgggctgctt atgaggcgca agcttttcca cgtctgcgcg cattcgggcc
     9601 agaactaatt attctctccg ccgggttcga tgcccatcag gatgatccgt tggcaaatct
     9661 taactggtcc acgggtgatt tcgcctggat cacggcggag ctgtgcaaga ttgctgatga
     9721 agtgtgtgat gggcgtatcg tctcgactct ggaaggcggg tatgatctga acgcattggc
     9781 cgaggcgaca cgcgcccatg tggaagaatt gatgaaggca gcacaatgac cgatacccca
     9841 gtcgaacaga tgacctttga acaggcgatg aaagagcttg aggccgtggt gggtcagctg
     9901 gaacgcgggg atgtggcgct ggatcagtcg atcgctttgt atgagcgggg tgcggcgttg
     9961 aagaaacgct gtgaggatga gctgaaacgc gccgaggaaa aggtggccgc gatcactttg
    10021 gacgcagatg gccagccaac cgggacgacg cctgtcgaag gtcagtaaat gtttcgtgaa
    10081 aagctggcac aggatgccgc gctgattcaa gaccatttcg atctggttct ggggacgttg
    10141 gacgatctgg atgtgacaca ggcgatggcc tatgccaccg cgggcggcaa gcgtctgcga
    10201 gggtttctgg tactggaaag cgcgcggtta cttggcgtcg atgcggctcg ggcgatctgg
    10261 ccggcgacgg ggatcgaagc gctgcatgca tactctctgg tacatgacga cctgccctgc
    10321 atggatgatg atgacctgcg gcgaggacgc cccacagtcc atgtgaaatg ggatgaaggg
    10381 acagccgttc tggctgggga tgcgctgcag acacttgcgt ttgagctttg cgtgcggcca
    10441 gaggtcggaa atgctgaaat gcgcgccgaa ctggctctaa cactggcaaa agcgagcggc
    10501 gcgcagggta tggttctggg tcaggcgctg gatattgcgg cggagacggc agcagagcca
    10561 ctgacactgg atgagattac gcaactgcaa gtgggcaaga ccggcgcgtt gatcgaatgg
    10621 tccgcctgtg caggcgcgcg gttagcgcag gccgatcctg cccccttgcg ccaatatgcc
    10681 caggcgcttg ggcttgcctt tcagatcgcg gatgacatca tggatgttga aggagatgcc
    10741 gaaaaggcag gaaagcgctt gcagaaggat gcagaggcgg gcaaggcgac ctttgtctcg
    10801 cttcttggtc tggatgcggc taaatccggt gccgctgagc ttgtggatca ggcttgtgct
    10861 gcgttggatg aatatggccc cgcggcagaa accttgaagc aggctgcccg cttcgttatt
    10921 gcccgggaca gctaagccag gaacgccaaa tgtctgaccg cccgaatacg cccttgttgg
    10981 accttgtgag ccgcccagcg gatctgaagc agttttcaga tgcgcaactg catcaggtcg
    11041 cacatgaatt gcggaccgaa acgatctctg cagtatcggt taccggaggg catctgggcg
    11101 cgggtctggg cgtggttgag ctgaccactg cgcttcacgc agtgttcgat acaccccgcg
    11161 acaagatcat ctgggacgtc ggtcaccagt gttatccaca caagattctg accgagcgcc
    11221 gcgatcggat tcgtaccctg cgtatgaaag atggcctgag cggattcacc aaacgcagcg
    11281 aaagccctta tgacccgttt ggcgcggccc attccagcac ttcgatcagc gccgcgctgg
    11341 gatttgccgt ggcccgtgat ctgggcggtg tgacgcccga aggtctgggc gatgcgattg
    11401 ccgtgatcgg cgatggctcg atgtctgcgg gcatggcatt tgaggcgatg aacaatgcag
    11461 ggcatctgaa gaaacgcctg atcgtgatcc tgaacgacaa cgagatgagc attgcgccac
    11521 ccgtgggtgc tttgtccaac tacctatcgc gcatttatgc ggaagagccg tttcacgatc
    11581 tgaaagcggc cgccaaaggc gcggtgtcgt tgctaccgga acccttccgt gaaggggcca
    11641 agcgcgccaa ggacatgttg aagggcatgg ccatgggcgg gacgctattt gaggaattag
    11701 gcttttctta tctcggcccc atcgacggcc atgatctgga ccagttgttg ccggttttgc
    11761 gtgcggtcaa ggccaaagcg acaggtccga tcctgatcca cgtattgacc aaaaagggca
    11821 agggttatgc ccctgccgaa caggcacgcg acaagggtca cgcaaccgct aagttcgatg
    11881 tagtgacggg tgagcagaaa aaggcaccat ccaacgcgcc gtcttacacg tcggtctttg
    11941 gcaagaccct ggtcgaggaa gcggctcggg atgacaagat cgtcgccgtc accgctgcaa
    12001 tgccggatgg gactgggctg aacctgtttg ctgagcgcta cccttcgcgg tgttttgatg
    12061 tggcgattgc cgaacagcat ggtgtgacat tctcggctgc gctggccgcc ggcgggatga
    12121 agccgttctg tgcaatgtat tccactttcc tacagcgtgg ctacgatcag gtggtacatg
    12181 acgtagccat ccaacgcttg ccggtgcgct ttgccgtcga ccgtgctgga ttggtcggag
    12241 ccgatggcgc aacccatgcg ggatcgtttg atattgctta cttggccaac cttccgggca
    12301 tggttgtcat ggccgccgcg gatgaggctg agttgatgca catggttgcc actgccgtcg
    12361 cttatgatga tggtccgatc gccttccgct atcctcgcgg cgaaggggtg ggcgttgact
    12421 tgcccgagcg cggtgaagtg ttggagatcg gcaaaggccg catgatccaa aaaggtgcgc
    12481 gtgtagcact gctgtccttc gggacgcggc tggccgaggt gcagaaggcg gccgaggcgc
    12541 tttccgcgcg cgggatcgcc cccaccatcg ccgatgcgcg ctttgccaag cctctggatc
    12601 gggatttgat ccttgatctg gccgcgaacc acgaggcgtt gatcacgatc gaggaaggcg
    12661 cagttggcgg tttcggcagt catgttgcgc agcttttggc cgatgagggc gtgttcgacg
    12721 aagggttgaa gtatcgctcg atggtgttgc cggatatttt catcgatcag gcaaacccag
    12781 cggatatgta cgcggtcgct ggtatgaatg cagagcagat cgaggccaaa gtgctgtcga
    12841 ttctgggcgt cacgacgatt ggcgaaaaac gcgcctgaat cggcgaattc atttggcgca
    12901 aacgcgtggt cgtgatttaa gtttcataga cacatctgaa attgtgcatt ttttgcacat
    12961 gttttttgcc tctgcgggga aataacagct ttgaaaatga cataggtcaa tatcctgatg
    13021 ttcgggttac actagaaccc gactcggggt gaggctgctc cttgcccttt atgcataagg
    13081 tcgcaagcga atgaacaagc tagccagccg ccgtgcgttt cttaagggaa aagtgctgcg
    13141 caatgatcaa aactccatcc gcccgcctgg ggcagatgca gccgagtttc ttgagctgtg
    13201 cacgcaatgc gacgaatgcc gcgaggcatg tcccgaagac atagtcaagt tcgacacaca
    13261 gggcttcccc gtcgtccagc tggatgcagg cccctgcaca ttctgcggtg attgcgccaa
    13321 tgcttgcccg accggagcat tgaaccccga acatatcgcc gactggccct ggcgcgccag
    13381 agttgctgcc acgtgcctgt cgatgaacgg cgtcagctgt cgggtctgtc aggatgtctg
    13441 cgaccaccgt gcaatccgct ttcaattgca gaccggtggc cgcgccgaac ccgtactcga
    13501 caccgatacc tgcaccggct gcggcgcctg cgccagcgcc tgccccgccg gttccgtcag
    13561 ctttgaacgc cacaccccgc ccacgcagga ggtcgcctaa tgaacatctg tggatgcctc
    13621 gttcatgtaa cccccgaaac cacgcagagt gcacaggcca cgattgcggg tacaaacggg
    13681 gcagaggttc acgcggcatc tgaggatggc cgcattgttg ttgtggtcga ggatacgcct
    13741 gaaaaattgg catccgagac gatcatggat ctgcatcaga tcccgggcgt gatctctctg
    13801 accttgactt atcaccattt cgaagacctt gcggagaccc gtccgcacct taacgcttct
    13861 cgccagatat aaagccggag acccatgtca tgaccatctc tgaatcccgc cggacctttc
    13921 taaaatcaac cgccgccgct gcgacagcat cagccgcagg tttgccgctt gctaccgggc
    13981 aggccagcgc tcaagtcggc aaccccgaca tccgttggga caaagccgcc tgccggttct
    14041 gcggcaccgg atgctcggtc ctggttggta ccaaagacgg gcgcgtcgtc gccacgcagg
    14101 gcgacccgga cgcgccggtg aaccgcggtc tgaactgcat caagggctat ttcctttcaa
    14161 agatcatgta cggcaaagac cgtctgacca caccgatgct gcgcaagacc aatggcgaat
    14221 acgataagaa tggtgaattc gaacccgtca gctgggacga agccttcgac gtcatggccg
    14281 ccaagtggaa agaggccctt gccaagaaag ggccgaccag tgttggtatg ttcggctcgg
    14341 gccagtggac cgtttgggaa ggttatgccg ctgccaagat gatgaaagcg ggatttcggt
    14401 ccaacaacat cgacccgaac gcgcgccact gcatggcctc agcggttgtc ggctttatgc
    14461 ggacatttgg cattgatgag ccgatgggct gctatgacga ttttgagcat gccgatacgt
    14521 tcgtgctctg gggctcgaac atggccgaga tgcacccgat cctgtggtca cgcctgaccg
    14581 acacgcgtct gaccaaaccg ggatccgaag tgcatgtgct gtcgacttat gaacaccgct
    14641 cgttcgagct ggccgataac ggcatggtct tcgcaccaca aaccgatctg gcgatcctga
    14701 actacatcgc caattacatc atccagaacg gcgctgtgaa cgaagacttc gtcaagaacc
    14761 atgtgaacat caccaagacc gccaccgata tcggctatgg cctgcgtgac aacaacccgc
    14821 tgcagcaaga ggctgaaaac ccgaactcag gcaaattgga accgatcagt ttcgaggaat
    14881 atgccgaagc cgtttcggaa tacacgctgg aatatacttc tgaactgtcc ggcgttcctg
    14941 cctctcagct cgaacgtctg gcgcagcaat atgcagaccc caatcgcaaa gtgatgagcc
    15001 tgtggaccat gggtttcaat cagcacacac gcggatcgtg ggtgaactca ctgatgtaca
    15061 atgtgcacct gctggtgggt aagatttccg agcccggcaa ctcacccttc tcgctcaccg
    15121 gtcagccttc ggcctgtggt acggcacgtg aggtcgggac cttcgctcac cgtctgcccg
    15181 ccgacatggt cgttgccaac gacaagcacc gcgagatttg cgaaactgcg tggaaaatcc
    15241 ctgcgggcac catcccgccc aaacccgggt tccacgccgt actgcagcac cgcaaactga
    15301 aagacggtga tctgaacgcc tattgggtgc agtgcaccaa caacatgcag gccgcaccaa
    15361 acatcaacga agagggctat cccggttatc gcaaccctga gaacttcatt gccgtatccg
    15421 atccctaccc gaccgtaacg gctctgtctg ctgacctgat cttgcccacc gccatgtggg
    15481 ttgagaagga aggtgcctat ggcaacgccg agcgtcgcac gcaattctgg cggcaacagg
    15541 tcaaggctcc gggtgaggcg aaatcggacc tctggcagct gatggagttc tccaaacgct
    15601 tcaccgttga agaagtttgg ggcgaggaac tgctggccac catgcccgaa catcgcggca
    15661 agacaatgta tgacgtgctg ttcgccaatg gcacgatcga ccagttcccg ctgtctgaaa
    15721 ccgcggaagg gttcgacaac gacgaatccg agcactttgg attctacgtg caaaagggcc
    15781 tgttcgagga atatgccaat ttcggtcgcg gccatgcgca cgatctggca ccgttcgaaa
    15841 cttaccatca ggcgcgcggc ttgcgctggc cggtcgtgga cggcaaagag acgctttatc
    15901 gcttccgtga aggttatgat ccttacgtgc ccgaaggtgc ggatgtgaag ttctatggcc
    15961 acaaggatgg caaggccaag atcatctttg ccccatacga gcccgccccc gaggtaccgg
    16021 atgaagaatt caacctgtgg ctctgcacgg gccgtgtgct ggaacattgg cattcgggtt
    16081 cgatgactcg ccgcgtgccc gaactgcacc gcgcctatcc tgccgctgtg gtatacatgc
    16141 accccgacga tgcgcgcgag cgtggtctgc ggcgcgggca ggagatcgtt ctgtctaccc
    16201 gccgcggcga ggtcaacagc cgggtcgaaa cccgcggccg gaacaaagtt ccgcgcggtc
    16261 ttgtcttcat gccttggttc gacgagggcc agctaaccaa caagctgacc ttggacgcga
    16321 cctgcccgct gtcgaaagag accgacttca agaaatgcgc ctgtaaggtc gagcgcgcgt
    16381 aaaaggctgg caaggcaaag gtcgtcccca tgtctcgtgt tggcacaccc ctttcgccgc
    16441 agcggcgccg gttcctgcag gactcggcgc gcgcagcggg tggctgcgtg gcggccgggt
    16501 ccgtgctggc ctggctggcg cgggacgcac gggcgttgcc ggccgaggcg ttgcggcccc
    16561 ccggagcctt gccggaaaaa gactttctat cggcctgcat tcgctgcggc ttgtgcgtgc
    16621 gggactgtcc ctatgacacg ttgaagctgg ctgaattggg tgtcgatgcg gtggccaccg
    16681 gcacaccgta tttcaccgcc cgcgaagtgc cttgtgagat gtgtgacgac atcccctgtg
    16741 tcgcggcctg cccgaccgga gcgctggacc ccggactgga caatatcgac gacgccaaga
    16801 tgggtgtggc tgttctggtc gatcaggaga actgcctgaa cttcctcggc ctgcgctgcg
    16861 acgtctgcta tcgcgtctgc cccgtcatcg acgaagccat cacgctggag accgagcaca
    16921 acgcccgctc aggcagtcat gcgatcttca ttccaaccgt tcacgccgat cattgcaccg
    16981 gctgtggcgt ttgcgagaaa agctgcgtcc tgcccgaagc tgcgatcaaa gttctacccg
    17041 cccgattggc ccgtggtagc agcgcagatc actaccgcaa aggctgggaa gagaaagaag
    17101 ccaaaggtgc accggtcgta gaaggcatta tcgacctgcc tgatcgcctg ccgggaccgg
    17161 gcaccgacaa ccttgtcgca ccgggcgggt ttgagcccag cttcaagttg ccggaggtca
    17221 ctcaatgacc gcccgcacaa atatgccact ggggcaagag gccatcgcta gcaaaggttg
    17281 gttgagtgcc cataaatacc tgctgctgcg ccgcgccagt cagctgttct ttctggtgct
    17341 gtttctgctg ggcccatggt tcgggatctg gatcgtgcag ggcactctgg ctgggtcgct
    17401 gacgctgggc gtgctgcccc tgaccgatcc gtttgttttt ctgcaaagcc tgatcgccgg
    17461 gcactggccc gagctgactg ccgccatcgg tgccgccatc gtcctggttg cttacgcgtt
    17521 gatcggaggt cgcgtctatt gctcgtgggt ttgcccgatc aaccccgtaa ccgacggcgc
    17581 gcattggctg caccgcaagc tgggcctgca aaaaggctgg caacccaaac gtggcactcg
    17641 gctgtggatt atggccactg tgcttatcgt ctcaggcctg accggagcca tcgcgtggga
    17701 gctggtcaac ccgatcacca tgctgcatcg cgggttggtc tttggcatgg gatttgtctg
    17761 ggcgatggtc gccgcgatct tcctgttcga cttgtttgtc tcgcgccacg gatggtgcgg
    17821 ccatgtctgc ccggtgggcg cgttctatgg attgatcggc accaaagcaa tgctgcgggt
    17881 cagcgccgcc aaccgctccg cctgcgatga ctgcatggac tgctacgcgg tctgcccgga
    17941 aaaccacgtg atctctccgg cgctaaaagg caaagacacc ccgttgatcc tgtcgcccga
    18001 ctgcaccaat tgcgggcgct gcatcgatat ctgtgccgaa gacgttttca aattcaccca
    18061 tcggttcgac gccctgaccg tcgcgccacc gaaaccaacc gccgcgcctc agccgcgcgc
    18121 ctcaagacct ttttgaagga gtgagaagat gaaaaagccg atcctagtgg gccttgccct
    18181 gatcccgccg ctgctcctcg gtggcctggc ccttgcacaa tctgccgggg tcaacagcct
    18241 gcgcggtgcc gaggtagatg aacctgccgt tctggatcag gtgcatcgca cggtcgaagg
    18301 ccgcatgcag cgcaactatc gccagcagcc gccgctgatc ccgcactcga tcgaacagta
    18361 ccagatcgac ctgcgcacca accagtgcct gtcgtgccac gactggacca aagccggtga
    18421 gcgcaatgcg ccgacactgt cgatgaccca ctatctggac cgcgaaggcc gtgagttgga
    18481 tcagatcgcg ggcactcggt atttctgcaa ccagtgtcac gtgccgcagg ccgatgcgct
    18541 gccgctggtc gacaacactt ttgaaccttc ctccggaaac taaactcagg tcgaaaagga
    18601 gagcgcgaca tgtccgactc ccaagaaaaa caagggctca tccggcgcct ctggacctgg
    18661 ttctggagcc cgatcgccgt cctcagcgtt ggcttcaccc tgcttgctgg atttctggca
    18721 ggcatcctgt tctggggtgg gttccactgg acgctggaac tgacgaatac agaagagttc
    18781 tgcacctcgt gtcacacgat ggaggtcaat ctaggcgaat accgcgagac catccactat
    18841 aacaaccatt cgggcgtgcg ggcgatctgt tcggactgcc acgtcccgga cgaatggaac
    18901 cacaagatca aggccaagat catggccgtg aaggatgtct accacgaact ggcaggcacg
    18961 atcagcacgc ccgagaagta tgaggatcat cgtctcgcta tggcgacggc cgtttggaag
    19021 aagatgaaag catccgacag ccgggaatgc cgtaactgtc acaacttcga ctatatggac
    19081 ttcacgattc aggaaacccg ggccgccaat gaacaccagc gcgcgatcga taacggcatg
    19141 acctgtatcg actgccatca gggtatcgcg cacagcctcc cacccaacta tctggaaacg
    19201 tatgaaaaga ttgcgaaaga gatagacggc gaggttctgc aggaacacgc agccgcttca
    19261 ggagacgaca tccgcgcgtt cctgaacaaa agctcggatt aaggtgggac agagatgtta
    19321 gaaatacttg gaaccatcgg cggcaacgta ttgggcctac ccggcattct gggtctggca
    19381 ctgggcatga tgacccgcca atattggttg ggagccctat tgggcggtct ggtaggcctg
    19441 atcgcaccac tgctttttgc cgggtggcaa ttttcccatg tcggagccat ggcgctaatc
    19501 atcgcgatca tcgttggcgt ctgtgccggt acccttggca ccgccattcg ccgcaagggc
    19561 gcgacagtct gaacaggtca acccggcagc aatgccgggt taccgacccc agttttccgc
    19621 cggatcactt tcggcataat cccgcagcaa tgctatatcc gatattacag cgtggttgcg
    19681 gttgatcttt acccccaccg ccttaagcct tgaaaacgcc cggctcaggc tttcgggttt
    19741 catacccaga cgacccgcga tcagcatctt gtcataaggc agcgatactt cgcactcacc
    19801 cgcatcagtg tcacagaggt tcagcaaaaa ctcggccacg cgctgtgcgc cggtctgcgc
    19861 cttgagctgt tccagctgcg ccactagcga gtgcagatgg gtgaaggtcg cggccaggat
    19921 cgagatcccg atctcggggt cttccttcat cagcgaaatc aggattgggc tgggaatgtg
    19981 catgacatca caggccgaaa cggcctcggc cgagaccgga tagggcacgt tgcgcagcgc
    20041 cacggcttca ccaaaactgt cgccacgggt aaagacgctg actaccgctt cggcaccggt
    20101 tggggtcatg cggaacagct tgacccaacc ctccaatacg acgtgtatgg cctgcgccgt
    20161 ttcctcctgc aggaatatcg tctcaccacg gtcatactga cgccagatcg cgtggctcag
    20221 cagcgtttcc acatgctgtt ccggtaaact gcgcagcagc agcgactgac gtgcgatcgc
    20281 tttttgtgct tcgtgagaca agagaatacc cctgttactt cctgccggcg cgcgcgctcg
    20341 gttggtccat ccctgtccca cgctatgcca gagccggcag ttgtgcacca tagttttatg
    20401 ttgtgtaaac ttgactattg tcatgttgcg ggttggttcg ctgccctatt ctcggcccaa
    20461 agccagtatt ccggggagca cgtaacatgg actacgagcg ttatttcagt caaagcctca
    20521 atgaccttcg ggaagaaggg aattatcgtg ttttcataga cttgcaacgt cgttgtggtt
    20581 cttttccgaa cgcacgccag acggatggct cggtccagcg gaatgtgcgg atctggtgct
    20641 cgaacgacta tctcggcatg ggtcagcacc cctcggtgat cggcgcgatg catgacgcat
    20701 tggatcgctg cggcgcgggg gcaggcggca cgcggaacat atcaggcacc acgcatgatc
    20761 acgtgctgct tgaggccgaa ctggcggatt tgcacggaaa ggaatccgcg cttctgttta
    20821 cttccgggta tgtttcgaat tgggcagctc ttggcaccct cgccgcaaag atccctggcc
    20881 tgatcgtatt ctcggatgcc ctgaaccacg cctcgatgat cgagggcatc cgccactcgc
    20941 gggcgcagaa ggtgatctgg aaacacaacg atctggaaga tcttgaggcc aagctggccg
    21001 ccgctgatcc agatgcgccc aagatgatcg cattcgagtc ggtctattcg atggacggag
    21061 acatcgcccc catcaaagag atctgcgatc tggccaacaa atacggcgcg atgacctatc
    21121 tggatgaggt tcacgccgtc ggtctttatg gcccgcgcgg cggtggcatt gctgaacgcg
    21181 atggactgat ggatcgtctg acggtgatcg aaggcacgct tggcaaggcg ttcggtgtgg
    21241 tgggtggata tatcgctgcc tctgctgcgc tgtgcgattt cgtgcgcagc ttcgccagcg
    21301 gcttcatttt taccaccgcc ctgccgcctt ctatcgcagc tggagctgca gcctcgatcc
    21361 ggcatctgaa acaatcgaat gctgaacgcg acttgcagaa agcccgcgtg gcacaggttc
    21421 gggcccgttt ggatgcggaa ggtatccccc atatccccaa ccccagccat atcatcccag
    21481 tgatggtcgg cgatccggtg aagtgcaagt tcatctcgga cacgctgctg gaagagttcg
    21541 gcatctatat ccagccgatc aactatccca ccgtgccgaa agggaccgag cggctgcgga
    21601 tcacgccgtc gcccgtgcat accgatgagg atatcgacca tcttgtcggc gcgctgtctg
    21661 ccctctggca acgctgccag atcgcgcgga tgccgatggc cgcccagtga ttaagaagcg
    21721 cccccttgcg tgacacttcg ccgtctcctc ggaggcggcg tttttttggt cagatcaggt
    21781 agaggacgaa gatgatgatg gcaaatcctg tagtcaccat ggtgaaaccc cgcagccagg
    21841 ccgggctgtt tgcgagatca agataacgag ccaggatgac gcggcatttc gccagtgcga
    21901 ggatcagaat gccgccggcc agaacggcag gcgggatgga cagcacagtc agcagtgcag
    21961 atgcgacgct gagcatcaga agggttagcc atgcgcgtgt gagcgcattc gggagtctcc
    22021 ggcgggcgta tttaggaaaa gatgaagcgg cgggcatccg tattatccca acaggtagat
    22081 cacggggaaa agcaggaccc agaccagatc gaccatgtgc cagaactgcg cacctgcctc
    22141 aatgttgcgg gggtcatcgc gccaagcgac cagcagcagg atgccgacgc cagccagcac
    22201 atgagcggcg tgaaagccgg tcagcaggta gtagaacagg aagaacgggt gggtctcgta
    22261 ggtgatccct tgtgcggctt tgcccgcgta ttccacgccc ttgatgacaa ggaatacgac
    22321 gcccagcgcg gcggcggcga tcagtgccag acgggctgcg agccgacgcg cgatctgccg
    22381 ccagtgcagt gcttgcgccg ccagatagcc agaggtgacc agcaccgccg tattgagcgc
    22441 cgctccggta cgataaagat gcgattgtgc ttcggcgaac ccggccggat cggtcagccg
    22501 aacgcctatg aaggcaatca ggccagcgct gaataccagc agttccgaga tgatcagaac
    22561 ccacatcaac aactcgcccg gaagctcgtc gatcaaagag gtatcactca tgcgccgacc
    22621 agttggcggt agatttgcgg cagggccata gtcaggcggt gcggatcggg gatgaccgca
    22681 aatccgcctt ggccgaacat gcgcgggaac cagcttttgc cggttttctc gatggtaaca
    22741 ccaaagaccg attgcccggc gcggcgtgcc tcgcggatgg cttggcgtgt gtcttcgata
    22801 ccgtgacggc cttcgtaatg gtccagatcg ttgggtttgc catcggtgat caccagtagc
    22861 aacctgcgtt tgcgcgattg actggccaga tcagccgagc aatggcggat cgccgcaccc
    22921 agccttgtat agtggcccgg acgcagggac gcgatgcgct gttctaccaa tctgcccatc
    22981 ggctcatcga accgtttgca gcgctgcacg tagacgcgtt ggcgtttcag cgagctgaaa
    23041 gcgtgaatgg caaaatcgtc accgcaggcg ttcagacccc aggccagcgc ggccagtgcc
    23101 tcgcgttcga tgtcgatcac ggcacggcct gtcacggcgc tttcggtgga gcggctgaca
    23161 tccagtagaa tcgaaacggc cagatcgcgg gcttcggggc gggattgcat ccagacgcgt
    23221 tcattgcctt caccgctggc gtggcgatcg gtttcggcac gcacggcggc ctcgatatcc
    23281 agttgatcgc cgtccagatg gccgcgggtc atgacgcggc ccgggcgcag cgcctcgaac
    23341 tggcgcttta cagcgcggat gcggcgggcg gtggcagggt ctttgccgaa ttcagccgag
    23401 tcttcgcgga tatcggcatc cgacagcaag acgttgacgt gatccggcag gtaatgcccc
    23461 gtgcgcacgt cccattcagg atagaggatg cggcctgaaa gacgctcgcg attcacgtcc
    23521 tcgggcgcca ggtccagatg cagtttcagc ttggttggcg gggctttgga gatctgcccc
    23581 aaaccgattt cttcctgatc gtcggcggct ttcttggcgt tatcgggatc gtcatcatcg
    23641 atgcgccgat tgatgttcag aaactcggcc cagctgagga tcgcctcaaa cttgtgcagg
    23701 atgaaactgt cactgcggtt ggcctgatcc gatttacggc ggcgggcgcg gtgggttttc
    23761 tcccctgatt cctcaggtgg accttcagta tcggggtttt cgacctcgtt atgttcggaa
    23821 aatccgacgg cgcgcagttc gggccacagg ggaacagggc ggagatgctg atatccacgt
    23881 ggggcggtca gatcatcagc caaggtcaga agctgctcgg cccgcgctga caggggtgcg
    23941 ggatcgccca acatgtaacg aatcagttcc tcgaccgctg cctcctcggg aggcaggcca
    24001 gggatgtcgc ggtgatgcaa cacacccttg caaagctcgt aataaagtgg gcgcaggccg
    24061 ggggcgtcgt ccaaagtagc ctcgaccatg ctctgcgcgg cgatcaacgc gcgcaggtca
    24121 gcgcgcagag ggtcatcttc atcaatccgg gttccggcat gggcggcagc agcggccagc
    24181 cagacaaaaa gcgcgccatt ggcttcgcgc gcggggaaaa cggccagccg gtccggtagg
    24241 cgcagaactt cgccatcgaa ggaggcgcgc ggcatcagct cgacctcggt tgccagcttg
    24301 cgacgccagc ttagacggtg acgtgaaacc tcgggtgaga ccgggcgcaa ttcaacgccc
    24361 ggactacccc caagccctcg gaagaggaca gccagccgcc ctgcgacctc agaaaggtcg
    24421 accgcggctc catcatgcac ctcaggtgca tcaaggcggc tggcaagggt gtgccacagt
    24481 ttcccgatcg tttcttcggg ttcccatggc tcaaaatcga tcctgaccat cggccggcct
    24541 cacccaaaga cagccgtgac aagatcgagg agcccgcgtt tgatatcctc gtcatcagtc
    24601 agaggttcga tcatagcggc gaggatggcg cggtcggttg acatgccttg tgcgatcaac
    24661 gtcgcggcat agacaaccag acgggtggaa acgccttcct caaggtcctg ccccttgagc
    24721 ccgcgcagct tgttcgccaa ccggatcagg ggcttgcagc gttccagcgc cagcccgctt
    24781 tcctgcgcga cgacttcggc ttccatctca ggagatggga agtcgaattc cagcgaaata
    24841 aaccgctgcc gggtcgaggg tttcagggtt ttcaggatat tctggtatcc ggggttatat
    24901 gaggccacca acataaagcc gggcgcggcc tcaagttctt cgccggtgcg gtcgatcggc
    24961 aggatgcgcc ggtcgtcagt cagcgggtgc agcacgacgg tcacgtcctt gcgggcctcg
    25021 accacctcat ccagatagca gattgcgcct tcgcgcaccg cacgggtcag ggggccatcg
    25081 acccagacgg tttctccacc tttcaaaagg tagcggccaa tcaggtcggc agcggcaagg
    25141 tcatcgtggc aggccacggt gtaaagcggg cggccaagtt ttgctgccat gtgggccaca
    25201 aagcgggtct tgccgcagcc tgtcgggcct ttcagcagaa ccggcaggtc gttgttgtaa
    25261 gcggcggtga acacatcaca ttcatcacct tgggcgaggt agaagggggc gtttgccgcc
    25321 ccctcattca gtttcatgga gccgtccata tccattactc cgcaggggtt tcagctgcgc
    25381 caggttcaat gacctctttc cggggaaccc agatcgagta gatgaacagc agcgcgccaa
    25441 ggaccacgac cacacctgag ccgagacgca tccagtagaa gatcgcaatc tggtcctgta
    25501 cgtccatgaa gtagtcaccg accacacgtt gcatgtgagt ctgcacggta ccaccgaaag
    25561 tcaggacgaa tgtcatgaag accatgccgc tggtcatcag ccagaacgag cccatgttca
    25621 gaacctgatt atagggatca cggttcttga ggatcggcat cgcatagctg aagatcgcca
    25681 ggttgaggca gacataggca ccatagaagg ccaggtgacc gtgcgctgcg gtgatctgcg
    25741 tgccgtgggt gtagtagttc accccatgca gtgtgtgcag gaagccccag acaccggcgc
    25801 cgaagaaggc caatgtggca caacccagcg accacaacag cgcggccttg ttggggtggt
    25861 cacggcggcc cttccagacc atgacgaacg caaaggccat cattgcgaag aacgggatca
    25921 cctcgaggct tgagaagatc gacccgatcc actgccaata cccgggggta ccgatccagt
    25981 aatagtggtg acctgtaccg aggatgcccg agaacagggc agcggcaacg atgacatata
    26041 gccatttctc gacgatctca cggtcaacgc cggtcagctt gagcatcagg taggccagga
    26101 tcgaggccat gatcagctcc cacacacctt caacccacag gtggacgaca taccaccagt
    26161 actgtttgtc gagcgacagg ttgcccgggt tgtagaaggc aaacaggaac agcagcgcca
    26221 gaccccacag gcccaacaac aggatgttgg tgatggcagt cttcttgccc ttcagaacgg
    26281 tcatcgacac attgtagagg aagatcaacg cggccacgac aatacccatc ttgacccatt
    26341 tgggttgctc aaggaactcg cgcccctctt tgcccagtag ccagttgcct tcgaacaggt
    26401 tgaagacata ggtcacaacc acgcccagcg tgccgaccac aagaatgatc agctgcagat
    26461 aagccagctt gggtgaatgg atttcacgtt ccgcctcttc tgggatcagg aagtaggccg
    26521 ctccaaagaa gccaaggatc agccagacga tcaaagagtt ggtgtgaagc atccgcacga
    26581 tgttgaacgg cagaagctca ctcaggaagt tcgggaatac atagatgaaa ccggccagaa
    26641 ggccgccgat cacctgtatc gcgaacaagg ccatagctac agcaaagtag gcataggcta
    26701 ttttttggga ttcgtatttc attgctccgt tccctttctc agcctgcctc gttgggcggc
    26761 cagccctgag cgtcgatatt gtcggtccag atcaggaagt tcgccagatc acggatctct
    26821 tcgtcgctga ggttgaaatt gggcatctgt cgacgaccgg gaatgccggt cggttgtgct
    26881 tccatccagc ccttaagtgc ttcaaaggct gattccgggt cgtccagcac gccccaacgg
    26941 gtcatcacat tcgcgacttc cggcgcatag taggcacctt cacccatgat agtatgacag
    27001 ttgatgcagg cgtgtttttc ccagacatgc ttgccccgga ccacactttc atcaagcttt
    27061 gccgaattct cggagttgac gatatacaag tgcgaatggg ccgacagggc cagaaagatg
    27121 aggatgaaga acagtgaccc gccatagaat atgttgcgag ccatgctctt tgtcatgact
    27181 tctcgcattg cgctctcctt tgcgcagatt agctagtatg gagacaatgc cgcgtgggta
    27241 gtggagctgc cttaacgaaa gtcaagactg cagaggatga gcgttcccca ttccaaatct
    27301 ttggtcatca gaggccaaca acgatctatc ttgaccaaac aacggcagaa tcccctcatt
    27361 aaaccgatat ttttaatcga ataataacct tgaaaactgc atttagggtg gtcagtctct
    27421 tgcagaattc tttgtcggtc ggggttttcc cttcggcctg cggtccactc aagccaggcg
    27481 gataatatca atgccaatta atatctacgg tgcctttcgt actgacacga cgatgacaga
    27541 caacacagcg acctttgcga cgcttggggc cacgtttcag atatcccaat atagccagat
    27601 cacgattgac gatggtgcgg atgggtcggt tattgaaggc gacaatatcg tcaatgaatc
    27661 cccgaacgac ccgacccaga cctatttggg agaggtgttt atctgggact acacgatcga
    27721 agtaaatgat ggcgtcaaca cctatcagat cggtgttatg gactgggatg aaaacggtga
    27781 tggggagttc gattttccaa cggctgaaca aggttatttc attggcttta tcggtgatat
    27841 tcccccgctc aacaccaccc tgactgttgg ctcggttgtc gacaacggcg cgaatattga
    27901 cgtagatacc gttgttccct gcttctgcgc tggcacgctg atagatactc cgaccggacc
    27961 tcgcgcgatc gaaacactat ccactggtga caaagtcgtc accttggatc acggtcccca
    28021 agttattcgt tggattggat cgcgaacgct tgatgcgtct gaactggctc gcaaacccag
    28081 attacgccct atccggatcg ctgccggtag tctgggcagc ggcctgccac gtcgtgatct
    28141 tttggtctca ccccagcacc gcatgctgat ccgttcgaac atcgcgattc gcatgttcga
    28201 cagcgaggaa gtcctggttc cagcccacaa gcttgttggc atcccgggaa ttactgtcga
    28261 ggaggacgct cagaatctcg tctaccatca catgctcttc gaccggcatg agatcgtgtt
    28321 ggccgaaggt gcgccatctg aaagcctatt caccgggcaa caggcgctaa aggctataca
    28381 tccggaagca ctggctgaaa ttgttgcgct tttccctgaa ctggcctcgc aggatcatca
    28441 acctgtggct gcgcgccaga ttcccagcca gggaagaaaa atccactcat tgctgcgacg
    28501 tcacaaaaaa aacgacagag ccttgatccg accgtcttga tacggattca tcggcgcgcc
    28561 tacagtcagg aagcaatacg tggccccgtc aaagcaggcc acatcgtgat caggtaaaga
    28621 acgatagcgc tgatccacag accgtcagaa accaacatca tgaccagata cccctggtcg
    28681 gtcactgaac caacccagcg caaaatagcg gacgaagcca taagaccgta ggcgactgcc
    28741 ataggtggcg gggcaacaag tgcgcggccg ctatggccca aagcagcccg actcatcacg
    28801 gctagggtca tgcctccgac acaaccgatt cccagaacgt gcaacgcgcc gatttcgctg
    28861 ccgataccca gaaccgccac cccccacaaa accagcccca gtgccagcat tcccagaccc
    28921 agatgcaggg caaccaagat cggttgacgt atggcccagc gcgcgcgcca ccgtgacatg
    28981 cgcaggattt gggttatgcc aagcgctacg gccatgccac ccgctatctt acccaatccg
    29041 aagagaaaaa cgctgagcgg tagtagcagc gccaatccca tgctggcttt gtctaatgca
    29101 gctaccgata ccggccacgc ggcttccggc tcgcctgcgc gcttcatcgc attccgggtg
    29161 aaagctggcg ttatacgtcc accaagtatc gcgatcatgc tgcacagcgt cagcaatcct
    29221 acacgcaatc ctatgtccag tgtaccgccg gtaatgccca tccaatcaag atgggtcagc
    29281 agattggcaa tccagaaata gctgagcaac aacagaaaga tcatgttctg cggcttgggg
    29341 cgtcggatca gttggcttgc gatctttgcc gccagaatcg gtacaaaggc cagatcgaag
    29401 acagcgacca gacccggcgg cagagccccg gagaaccaca tcgcgatccg tccggccaac
    29461 cagatacccg cggcaataac aataaactgt acccttgctt ccggcgtacc cgtccagttt
    29521 ggcaccgctg tcagtaaaaa tcctccaagg gcagccgtgg catatccaaa tatcatctca
    29581 tgcgcatgcc acatgggtgg gctcatggca taggtcggat tttcgtaatc gaccaacccg
    29641 gtctgagtcg tgagccacac accccaagca ccacccgcga atagaccgaa tagccccgct
    29701 gacagaaaaa agacgcgaaa tccttcaccc agtacccgcg cgatcattgc cggcatgcct
    29761 gctctcctcg gccttagtgg ctattggatt tggtctagca aaaccggctc gcgccggact
    29821 taaccgaaat caagcacccg gagaaacatg accctaaaac ataggttttt ctcataattt
    29881 aaaggctaat caggaccttc attttccagt ttgcgaccct tccgttgact ttcgtcaagg
    29941 agtgatcggc gccaatgttt caggctgcaa cctgcctcac cacgcaaatg gagagtgatc
    30001 atgtcacttg gaatcagcta cgataagacc ggccgcgcct ttggggtcgg tttggcaatg
    30061 ctgctgggct ctgtcgccgc gccagcattt gccgaagagc caacgttgag cgacgaagca
    30121 tttgagtcgt ccaagcagct ctattttgaa caatgcgcag gttgtcacgg cgttctgcgc
    30181 aaaggtgcga ccggtaagaa cctggaacca cactggaaaa aaactgcagc agacggcacc
    30241 gtcacagaag gcggtacgct tcagctgggt caggagcgcc ttgaaaagat catcgcctgg
    30301 ggaaccgaag gcgggatgaa caacttctcg gacattatga ccgagcagga aatcaaggat
    30361 atggcgacat acatcatgat ggaggccccc aagccgccgg aaatgtcgct ggagcagatg
    30421 aaagagaccc gcaaggtcta tgtggaagag gccgactatc caaccgagcc gctgcatggc
    30481 cgcaactggg aaaacttctt cgtcgtcatc gaacgtgacg tgggcaaagt ggctgttatc
    30541 gacggcgaca ccaaagaagt gctgactcac atcccgaccg gttatgccgt acacgttctg
    30601 aaagcgtctg agcaccactc gatcactgag cctgagcatc ccggccgctt ctggtacacg
    30661 atgggccgcg acggcaagat gaccaagatc gacctctggc agaagccaga gaacatgttg
    30721 gtttccgaag tcaaaatcgc ctatgacgca cgcgacgttg ccgtttccgg cgacggtaaa
    30781 tacgtcatcg gtggcggcta ctggccgccg catttcgcga tcgttgacgc gcagaccatg
    30841 gaaccggtca aggtcgtttc tacacgcggt accaacgtag acggcgagta tgtggaagaa
    30901 gcccgcgtag ccgcgatcta caccacaccg aacgaaccca cctggatcgt tgccgtgaaa
    30961 gagctcggcc agctgtggca ggtcgattat accgacctgg acaacctgcg gatcgacaag
    31021 atcaactcgg ccaagttcct gcatgacggg ttcttcgacc cgacaggccg gtacttccag
    31081 atcgccgcga acgcgtcgaa caagatggtc gtcgtcgaca ccgagaccca caagctggaa
    31141 gcgatgatcg acactgcagc cctgccgcac ccgggaccgg gcgccaactg ggtcgacccg
    31201 aactgtggtc cagtggctgg tacaacccac cttggtgttg gtaccgtaac ggtctggggt
    31261 aatgaccctg aaggtcatcc ggatcaggcc tggaaaacct gctacgaagt ggaaacagac
    31321 ggccccggcc tgtttgtccg tacccacccg aactcggact acatctgggc cgaccagact
    31381 aaacaccccg agccggaaat tcagcagtct gttcaggtca tctcgaaaga gaccggtgag
    31441 atcgtgaaaa ccatccagat caccgaagac gaaggcagcg ctgctgttca cttcgaattc
    31501 aacgcggatg ggactgaggt ctgggtttcc aaatggaacc tgtcggattc gaaagaaccc
    31561 aatggccaga tcgtgatctt cgacgccaag acactggaag aaatcggccg catcgaaggg
    31621 ctttatgctc cgaccggtaa gttcaacgtc tacaaccgtt cgaaccacgt cacctgacgg
    31681 tttgagaacc aacaccggaa agggcgggcc cctcgcccgc cctttcctcg tttgacccat
    31741 cagccaaact caccggcctg ccatcaaagg ccagacaaga aagccaaaac ggagcccgga
    31801 tatgacctcc gaaccggata agaaaaaacc gatctggcgc cggtatttcc tgtggggaat
    31861 gcccgtggcc ggtattgccg cagcttttgt cggcggcatc atcttctggg gcgggttcaa
    31921 caccgccatg gaagccacca acaccaagga tttctgtatc tcgtgccacg agatgcgcga
    31981 tttcgtctat gaggaataca cgggcacgat ccacgacgtg aaccgttcag gcgtaggtgc
    32041 tgtctgttcc gactgccacg tgcccaagga ctggacgcat aagatcatcc gcaagatcaa
    32101 ggcgtcgaaa gagctgtacg gcaagatggt cggcaccatc aacacacgcg aaaaattcga
    32161 agccaaacgc gtgcacctgg cgatgaacga atgggagcgg atgaagtcca gcgactcgcg
    32221 tgagtgtcgc aactgccatg acttcgagtc gatgatgccc gagttccaaa aaccccgtgc
    32281 gcgtcagcag cacctgaatg cgatgaccgt cgggcaaacc tgtatcgact gtcacaaagg
    32341 gattgcacac tcggacgccc gggatcgggc tgacgaggag tatctggaaa agctagaggc
    32401 cccgaacccg tcctttatcc gcgagatacc gccggaatac ctggccagcc tggaacggat
    32461 cgaagccaaa gaagctgccg aagctgaggc cgaaaaagct gccaaacagg cacagcatga
    32521 agccatgcag gctcagattg ccgcggctgt ggatgcggcg gtggccgagg agcgcgccaa
    32581 agccggcggc gaagaggccg cagcgccttc aggtggtgaa ggtggcagcg atgtcggctc
    32641 ggacatagat tggaacgcgg tagctgctac agatctcaag ctgttctacc ccggtcaggc
    32701 ttcgtttgaa tgggtacaga atggcaaatt ccacggaggc gctcgtccgc tgacaaaagg
    32761 tggtgaccag tgcacgacct gtcacgccaa agagctggat accatcggca acaaaatcgt
    32821 cgcaggtggt gagcttgagc cgacgccgat ccccggcaaa cggggcgtga tcgatgcgac
    32881 cgtacaggcc gcgcatgatg atcagaacct ctatgtccga ctgcagtggc cagatgccgg
    32941 gcacaatccc gcacctttcg ttgatggtgg caaaatggac cctgacaacc agatcaaggt
    33001 tgccatgatg atcaccggca ctgggatcga actgggcgaa caggtggggt gttgggcctc
    33061 gtgccacgcc gacaacagct atatgccctt tgatccgggt gccgaggcga ttgccgcaaa
    33121 tggcgatgtc tcgggtcggt tgaacacgca ggacacggtg acgaagtaca tcagcgaaag
    33181 ccggaccgag gtcgagatca agggccgtcg tggcaaggcg ctgggtggct gggacaaact
    33241 gcaagccgct gagcagatcg agcagtatct ggccgacggc acctatctgg acctgatgcg
    33301 cgtctatgca gacggcagcg ccaccaacgg ttatctgctg gaacagcgcg tggttaatga
    33361 cggcgaaatc gccgcctcgg ccagcctcga cgcgggcatg tggaccgtgg tcttcacccg
    33421 cccactgaac tcgggcgcgc ctggtgacgt gccgctggag gtcggtcaga cctacacagt
    33481 cggctttgct atccacgatg actttgccgc cgcacggttc caccacgtaa cgctggatac
    33541 caacctggca ctggatgacg acagcgcctt catcaacgtg gtcaaacaat aaggaacagg
    33601 ggccgggcaa accggcccct tccgcttaga agaggagact tggacgatga aaccccaaca
    33661 ccttcttccc gctttgctgt ttctggccgc acctgcctgg gcggatgaga ccgccgagct
    33721 gtgtgctgaa gccgaagagc gttatgccga gctgtttggt cagccctcat cctccgttga
    33781 ggatgcggaa gtggtgctga tgtacaaata caccttctgc ccggtcgagc tgaccgtgaa
    33841 agcaggcacc acagtgcgct gggtcaacgt ggacaaacgc acgagccact cggtcctgct
    33901 gaaagacggc agcgaacccg aaagcgacag gctgtttcct gaggaaacgg ttgaactgac
    33961 cttcctcacc cccggcccgc aggagtattt gtgcggaccc cattgggaaa cgcagaacat
    34021 gatcggcatg atcaccgtcg aaccctgagc cgaggcacca tacaggcatg agagagagga
    34081 gcgcgggacc aattcctgcg ctccttaact ttagtcaagg aggttccttt tcgattgcgc
    34141 cagtctggcc gcatgacacg cccggctcac ccagcaacgt cccctgatcg cgcaggaatt
    34201 ccgggctccg aagacattca gaccaagcga gtttgcacat gagcggtaag gtttttctga
    34261 ttggcgcagg ccctggtgac cctgaactga tgaccctgcg cgcactgcgg atgctgcaag
    34321 aggcggatgt ggttgtttat gaccgtctgg tctcgtccga tatcctcaac ttgcatgccg
    34381 agggcgcacg gctgatcccg gttggcaagg cccccaaatg ccatacggtg ccgcaagatc
    34441 gcatcaacga aatcctcgtc gaagaagcca gcgccggtca caccgttgcg cgcctcaaag
    34501 gcggcgaccc gatgatcttt gggcgtggat cggaagaggc agctcatctg atggcaagcg
    34561 gcatcccggt cgaatacgcg ccgggcatta ccgccgctca gggggcctcc tgttccaccg
    34621 gcgtaccgct gacccatcgc ggtctggcga cctcggtgca atatgtcact gggcatcggc
    34681 aggccgacaa ggtgctggat ctcgactgga aacgtctggc cgacccggac tcgacgctgg
    34741 tcgtctatat gggcgtcgcc aatatcggcc agatcgccat ggggctgatg accgagaacc
    34801 tgcccggttc gaccccggtg ctggcagttg gcaaagccac cacaccggat gaacaccgca
    34861 tggtatcccg gctggatcga ttggcagcgg atgtgcgcga cactgatctg aaagcaccga
    34921 cgctgttcat catcggcaag gtcgtatcgc tatacgcaga acggcccgtg gctgaatttc
    34981 tggagcaggc acatggctaa gtttggttcc aggcgatcag ggggcagtcg gtcgctgccc
    35041 gatggtgctg ccaagggtcc aggttggacc gcgcgcgctg tactgacaac ggctgtgctt
    35101 gtggccacat ccgccttcgc cgccgacact cttgacccca acgcgctaaa acgtcttgtc
    35161 catcaggact gcggctcgtg ccatgggctg tcgttgaaag gcggtctcgg ccctgatctg
    35221 agatccgaga cactggagca ctacgacgcg gatgttctga ccggcgtgat tctcgatggc
    35281 atccccgaca ccgcgatgcc cccatggcgg cccttgatca gcgaagaaga ggctgaatgg
    35341 atcgcgcgtt atctgctggc acaggaggca caatgaaaca gctcatcctc acccttgccg
    35401 ccaccctgct gatgacaaca gcgcaggctg agcccatcgc gaccggagac ctcggccttg
    35461 tgatcgaacg ggcaaaaggc tcggtcctgc tggtggatca atccgaccgc gccgcgctgg
    35521 cccggatcga agggcttggc gatctctccc atgcctcatt ggtctattcc cccgatgaac
    35581 gctttgccta tgtcttcgga cgcgatggag ggttgactaa ggtcgatatc gtcacccgcc
    35641 agatcgtgaa ccgcgtggtc caggcgggca acgccatcgg cggcgcaatc tcggatgacg
    35701 gcaaactggt cgcggtgtcg aactatgagc ccggtggggt acgggtcttt gatgcggaca
    35761 cgcttgagat ggtcgccgac attcccaccg acagcaaaac catcggtctg gtcgatgtac
    35821 cgggtcgtcg gtttgtcttt accatgtggg acacgggcga gacctggatt gccgatttcg
    35881 ccaagggtga ccccgcaatc accaagatca ccgatatggg caaaaacccc tatgacgcgc
    35941 tgatcactgc caatggccgc acctatatca cgggtctgtt cggcgaggac ggcctgaccg
    36001 cgctggacct gtggtccgac aatcccgaac ccatccgcgt gctgcctgac tatggtcgcg
    36061 gacaagaaga aatgccggtc tacaagatgc cccatctcga aggctgggcg ctgaccgggc
    36121 gcgaattcgt gctgccggct gtcggccatc atgaggttct ttggatcgat tccgacaccc
    36181 tgaccgagac cgggcgcacg cagacccacg gccagccggt ctttgccatg gcccgccccg
    36241 acggaagaca ggtttgggtg aactttgcgc acccgctgaa cgatacaatt caggtcattg
    36301 attcagtgag caaagagatc attcacgagt tcaaaccggg gcccgccgtg ctgcatatgg
    36361 aattcacccc acgcggtcac gaggtctgga tcagcgtccg cgatgccaac aaagtcatgg
    36421 tttacgacac ccagaccttt gaaaagctgc gcgagattga agccgacagc ccctcgggca
    36481 ttttcttcac cgcgcgtgct cacaaaacgg ggctttgaca tgcagcatat caccgacccg
    36541 atcgaccgcc gacttctgga cgatttccag cgtgattttc ccatcgtaga gcgcccgttt
    36601 ctggttctgg ccaacgcgct tgggctggaa gaggcagaag tgctcgaccg tcttgcgcgg
    36661 atgcgcaaaa ccggacgcat aacgcgggtt ggcgcgacga ttgcacccgg ggcggtgtcg
    36721 gccagtacgc tggcggctgt ggcggccccg gaagaacgac tggaagaggt cgcggcgctg
    36781 attgatgcgg aacctggtgt gaaccacaat taccagcgcg aggatgactg gaacctttgg
    36841 ttcgtggcca ccggcccgga ccgggcacat gtgaacgaca cgctcgcccg gatctcgcag
    36901 cgctcggggc tgcgggttct ggatttgcgg ctggtgcggc cgttcaacat tgatctgggc
    36961 tttcgtatgt cgggcgagac ccgcaatgct cctggcccgc ggaaagtgga tcgttcagcc
    37021 atgcgagagg gcgaccgacc cctgttgcag gccctcagtt ctggcctgtc gctggtctct
    37081 gatccttatg ctgcgctggc tcggaccctg aaccgcgaca cagaagacgt aatggatcgc
    37141 gtagccgcct tgcatcgggc cgggatcatc tcgcgccttg gcgtcatcgt acgccaccgc
    37201 gcccttggct ggtccgccaa cgcaatggtg gtctgggata tgccggccga gcaggtcagc
    37261 agcgctggcc cggcactggc agcccatcct ggtgtgacac tgtgctatga gcgcaacccg
    37321 gtcgaggata tctggcccta tcgcctctat tccatgattc atgcgcgttc gcgccctgag
    37381 gcaatggagg ttttggctgg ggccgccgcc ctgcccgaac tctttggcgc gcagcgcaaa
    37441 gtactgttct cgacccgctg tttcaaacag accggtgcat tgatccaacc gaaggaggcc
    37501 gccgcatgaa gctcgacgac accgatcgcg cgatcctgaa ccggatgcag gatgacctgc
    37561 cgctgacctc gcacccttac accgcaattg ccgaggaatt ggggattgca gagtccgacc
    37621 tattgacccg cctcgcacgg atgaaggacg cgcgcgtaat cacccgcttt ggtcccttct
    37681 ttgacgctgc tgcgatgggc ggagccttct gtctgtgcgc catggccgtg ccctcacagg
    37741 atttcgaaaa cgtcctgacc aaagtcaatg cgcatcccga ggtcgcgcat aattatgaac
    37801 gcacgcatcg gctgaacatg tggttcgttc tggcgaccga aacacccgaa gggatcgcag
    37861 ccacagccga ggctatcgca cgggaaaccg ggatcgcggt cctgcaattc cccaaacttc
    37921 aggaattctt catcggcttc cgggtggcgg catgatcgac gcaaaagaca gagagattat
    37981 tgaggcgctg caaggcggcc tgccccttgt gcccgccccc ttcgcccagg tggccgacgg
    38041 tttgggcctg gatgaaaaga ctctgatgtc ccgtctggcc gatatgaaat cgcgcggtgt
    38101 catccggcgc atcgctgcgg cccccaacca ctataaactg gggatgacct cgaacggcat
    38161 gactgtgtgg gatgtcgacg atgaccgcgt cgctgaattg ggcgctcaga ttggtgcgct
    38221 acccttcgtc acccattgct atgaacgccc gcgcgccctg cccgactggc cctacaatct
    38281 gtttgccatg gttcacggat cggacgccca agaggtcgag gacaagcgcg cccagatcac
    38341 ggcaatcctt ggcgatgcct gccgggccaa agatatcctc tattccacgc gcatcctgaa
    38401 aaagaccggg ctgcgcctga aaaagaaagg ctgagacatg ttccgcctga ccgaatacat
    38461 gcaccagctc gtgaatccga ccccagtgcg caaacgccgc cccggcccag tgaaaccggt
    38521 ggtgatctgg aacttgacgc ggcgttgcaa tctgaaatgc cgccattgct ataccgtctc
    38581 ggcggatgtc gcgttcccgg gtgagctcag ccacgagcaa gccatggtaa cccttgagga
    38641 tctgggccag tttcgcgtcc cggccctgat cctctcgggt ggggaaccac tggaccggtt
    38701 cgatttcttc gacatcgcca aacgcgcgcg tgatctggtg ccgatgctgg cactgtcgac
    38761 caacggcacg cggatttacg acgaaaccgc cgacatgatt gcggacgtgg gcttcaacta
    38821 tgtcggcatc tcgctagacg gaatcggggc cacgaatgac tggttccgcg gtgtcgaggg
    38881 cgccttcgcc gacgccctgc gcggtgtgcg cgaatgcaag aaacgaggca tcaaggtggg
    38941 cctgcgcttt tgcctgaccg aaggcacgca acatcacctg cctgacctgc tgcagctgtg
    39001 cgatgatgag ggagtcgaca agttctatct gtctcacctc gtctacgccg ggcgcggcga
    39061 caaaaaccga ggcgaagatg ccgagcacct gcgcacccgt aagggtctgg acctgctgct
    39121 ggaacgtgcg tgggaggctg cgtctggcgg tcgccctctg gatatcgtaa ccggcaacaa
    39181 cgacgccgat gcggggtatt tcctgaactg ggtccgggcg catttcgacg atgacaaagc
    39241 cgcccatgtg cgcgagcatc tggccgcgtg gggcgggaac tccagcgggc tgggcgtggc
    39301 caatatcgac aatctgggcc gcgtgcatcc cgacacttat tggtccgatt acacggtcgg
    39361 caatgtgaag accaaatcgt tctcagaact ttggaccggt gacgacccga tgctggccat
    39421 gctgcgcacc cgtccgcgtc ctttgaaagg gcgttgcggg gcctgccagt taaaggacgt
    39481 ctgcggcgga aacacccgca tccgggcgct gcagcttact ggtgatccgt gggccgaaga
    39541 tccggcctgc tatctgtcga acgaagaaat cggcgtgaat ggcgcgagcg agcgcctgca
    39601 ggtcacgccg ttccggggga aaagccatga tccggcgcat cagttctttt gacactctga
    39661 aaattggcgc tttctgctcg ctactgctgg cgggcaccgc atgggccgat gcgccgtcgg
    39721 attacgccga gcattgcgcc tcatgccatg gcgagaaccg tctgggtggg gtcggtccgg
    39781 cgctgatccc cgaaacgctg aaacggatgc gggggccgcg cgtggctgcc gtgatcgccg
    39841 aggggcgcat cgcgacacag atgcctgcgt tttcgcatga gctggacgcg ctgcagatcg
    39901 aggaactggc agggtggctg aaatcaccgc tggagaccga tcccgaatgg ggcgaggccg
    39961 atatcatggc cagccgaact ctggatgagg attatatctc agtcgatgcc ccggtctggg
    40021 gcagcgatcc tatgaacatc actctggccg ttgagaccgg cgatcaccat gtcagcgttc
    40081 tggatgggga caccttcgag gttctggacc ggttcgagac accttttgcc gtgcatggcg
    40141 ggccgaagtt cagcccggac gggcgctatg tcttcattat gtcccgcgat ggctgggtgc
    40201 agaaatatga catctgggca ctgaaacagg taggccgcgt gcgtgcgggc ctgaacagcc
    40261 gcaacatcgc catgtcagga aacggcaaat gggtggccgt ggcgaactat ttgccgaatt
    40321 ctctgacact gttgtccacc gaagatcttt ctgtggcaaa agtcattgat gtaaaaagta
    40381 aaaaaggaaa acccagccgc gtctcggcgg tctatcaagc accaccccgc gagagcttcg
    40441 ttctcgcgct gaaagacgtg cccgagattt gggaagtctt ctacggggcg aacccaccgc
    40501 aatccggttt ggggcatgat ttccgcattg agggtcagtt caagaacccc gatcccttcc
    40561 cggtgcgcaa gattaccacg cccgattatc tggacgattt cttctttgat cagagctatg
    40621 aatacgtcat gggcgcctcg cgcgatggca agggcgggca ggtgatcgat ctggtgattg
    40681 gccacaaagt ggctgatctg gacctgcctg gaatgcctca cctaggttcg gggattacct
    40741 ggaaacatgg cgattccacc gtgatggcga cgccgcatct gaccgatggc acggtctcgg
    40801 tgatcgacat ggagacatgg gaaaccgtca agcggatcaa gaccgaaggg cccggctttt
    40861 tcatgcgcag ccatgagaat tcgccctatg tctgggccga cgtgttcttc gggccgaaca
    40921 aggacgccat gcatgtgatc gacaagcaaa gccttgaaat cgtaaagact ttacgccctg
    40981 cgccggacaa gaccgtggcg catgttgagt tcaccaagga tggcagccac gcgctggttt
    41041 caatctggga agatgacggc gcggtgatcg tttatgacgc gcagacgctg gaagaggtcc
    41101 gccgcctgcc gatgcgcaaa ccgtctggga agtacaatgt ctggaacaaa atcaccttct
    41161 cggaaggcac cagccactga ggataaatgg ccggtctgga agctagccat gctgctttac
    41221 ccggccacgg ctctgaccgt ggccatcaac ctgtttctgg ccgggctgat cctgcacagc
    41281 gctggatttg gtgccatcgg gccggtgccc gcgatcctgt ggtcgatccc attgggcata
    41341 cctgccgcgt ggttggcggg gcgttgggtg cgagggttga tggatgaggc agatggttga
    41401 tttcaaatgt taaaatcgaa agtttccaga acctgaccta agtcaagtat cgcgccgaga
    41461 gaatccccta gaacacgcag catagcttcc cgagtcggag tctccatgcc tgccctcgtc
    41521 cctttgcaca atctccctgc ccgtgcggtt cgcgcggcag ctgggttggc gggcatgctc
    41581 cttcttttgt tgcagacctt tggaccggcg ctggcgagtc ccggtgaaag tgtctgggtg
    41641 gagatctgct cggaaggcgg cgcggtctgg gttgaggttg accttgagga ggacaccgaa
    41701 gacccgaccg cgtactgccc caaatgcgcc gattgcgcgc tgtgcgcggt caccagcgcg
    41761 gcacccgtgc ccgagctggc gcaggtgccg caaatcggaa tcttccgtgt tgtacaggtt
    41821 cagaacagca aatcttccgt gttgtacaac tcgggtcggc tgtggcctga gacccgaggg
    41881 cccccatgca cgacccgaga aacaactgaa cgtgccccgc gcacgtccat ggcgtccacc
    41941 ctaagtatcg gaggtgcgcc gtggtcgtaa gtcgcgcaat ccatttcctg ctggcccttg
    42001 ccctgtcctg cctaatggcg atcagtgccc atgccgacag ccttgccagc ttcctgcccg
    42061 agattgaacc cgccgatctg gcccccggtg ctgatgcctt cgggccggta cgtgatgacg
    42121 ttccggttgc ccctgtcctg aagggcggcg agaccgttgc ctgggccttc ctgacttctg
    42181 acttcgtggg caccaccgga tattccggta aaccgatcca tgtggttgcc gccatcgatg
    42241 acgacgcggt gctgaccggt gtgcagctgg tcaaacactc ggaacccatc gttctgatcg
    42301 gcatcccgaa ctcgaggatg gttgagctga ccgaaggcta tgccggtctg gacctgaagg
    42361 ttgaggccga aaccggaggc gaggggcatg acctcgacat tatctcgggc gcgacagtga
    42421 cgatcatggt gatcgatgac agcctcgtgc gtggtgggat caaggtggcg cgtgcgctgg
    42481 ggctgggcgg attgtctccg ctacaggcag acgggccgaa acgcgaagtc gatatggcac
    42541 aggatgccgt ttacgactgg gcaacgcttt cgggcgacgg ctcgatacgg cggctgacac
    42601 tggatgtcgg tcaggtcaac gcagcttttg aagccactgg cgatcagcgc gccatcaaac
    42661 gccctgaacc gggcgagccg gatgacacat tcatcgacat gcacgtagct ctggtctcgg
    42721 tcccgtcgat cggcaaatca ctgttgggcg aggccgaata tcagaacctt gtcgaatggc
    42781 tggacgaggg cgaacaggcc attctggtgc tggggcgcgg gtcctacagc ttcaagggtt
    42841 caggctacgt acgcggcgga atcttcgacc ggattcagct tattcagggc gacaattcgg
    42901 tgcggttctt cgacaagcag caagagcgcc ttggccgggt tgccgccccg gatgcgccca
    42961 gtttcaccga gctggatatc ttcaagatcc ccgccgaagc cgagttcaac cccgccgagc
    43021 cgttccgcct gcaattgctg gtgcaacggg ccgtgggtgc ggtcgaaaaa accttcctga
    43081 ccttcgatct gggctacaag ctgcccgagc aatatctgtt gccggtcgca gcccccactg
    43141 ttgtggatga cgccactggc gaagccgcag caaaagccgc cttgtggaaa cgcatctgga
    43201 aggatcgcac ggtcgagatt gccggtctgg gcgtcatgtt gctggtgctg actgcaacct
    43261 ttttcttcca gttccacgcc acgatgaacg cccgggtctt ttactggttc cgcatcggat
    43321 acctggccct gaccctgttc ttcatcggct ggtacgccaa cgcacagctg agcgtggtga
    43381 acctgatggc tctggcgggc agcctgcgca ccggtttcag ctgggatgcc ttcctgctgg
    43441 atccgctggt cttcatccag tggttcgccg tggccgctgc cctgctgttc tggggacgcg
    43501 gggcctattg cggctggctg tgcccgtttg gtgcgctcca ggaactgacc aacaagatcg
    43561 cgcgcgcgct gaaagtgcca caatggacgc tgccatgggg actgaacgaa cgcctgtggc
    43621 cggcgaaata catggtcttc ctcggactct tcgggctcag ctttgtctcg atcccgctgg
    43681 ctgagaccta tgccgagatc gagccgttca agaccgccat cattctgaag ttcatgcgcg
    43741 actggccctt tgtggtcttt gcgctgaccc tgctggggat cgggctgttc atcgaacggt
    43801 tctattgccg ctacctctgc ccgctgggtg gagcgttggc gatccccgcc cgtattcgca
    43861 tgttcgactg gctgcgccgc tacaaggaat gcggcagccc ttgccagacc tgcgccaacg
    43921 aatgccccgt tcaggccatc cacccaactg gtgagatcaa cccgaacgag tgcgtcacct
    43981 gcctgcattg tcaggtgctc taccagtccg aggacaaatg tcccgtcgtt atccgccagc
    44041 ttaaacggcg ggccaagaca gggtcggtca acctcaagac ccccctcggg caaccaccgg
    44101 cgaaccatcc gaacgccaaa ccgcaatccg tttcctaaaa aggaggaacg atcatgtcgg
    44161 aacaagacaa caaactgaat atcacccgcc gcggcatgct gggggcaacc gccaccggtg
    44221 ccgtactggc cgggaccggt ctgggttcga ccctgatgac cgcgaaacag gccagcgctg
    44281 cggccaatgc caacctggag cccggagagc tggacgaata ttacggcttc tggtcctcgg
    44341 gtcagaccgg tgaattgcgc atcctgggct tcccgtccat gcgcgagctg atgcgggtgc
    44401 cggtgtttaa ccgttgctct gcaactggct ggggtcagac caacgagtcg cttaagatca
    44461 tgaccgatgg cctgctgccg gaaaccaagg aattcctcgc caagcggggc atgaaaacct
    44521 atgacaacgg cgacctgcac cacccgcaca tgtcgttcac cgacggcacc tatgacggcc
    44581 gttacctgtt catgaacgac aaggccaaca cccgtgtcgc ccgtgtgcgt tgcgatgtga
    44641 tgaaatgcga caagatcacc gagatcccga acgccaaggc gatccacggt ctgcgtccgc
    44701 agaaattccc gcgcaccggc tatgtctttg ccaacggcga agatgaaact ccgctggtca
    44761 atgatggcac cgtgctggac gatccgtcgc aatacgtgaa catcttcacc gcactggacg
    44821 gcgacaccat ggaggtggca tggcaggtga tcgtgtcggg taacctcgac aataccgact
    44881 gcgattatca gggcaaatat gcctattcga cctcgtacaa ctcggaaatg ggtatgaacc
    44941 tggccgagat gaccgagaac gaactggacc acgttgttgt cttcaacctc gcggaaatcg
    45001 aaaaaggcat cgaggctggt gactatcagg agctgaaagg cgtcaaggtt ctggacggcc
    45061 gtaagggtca gaacaagaaa tacacccgct acattccgat cccgaactcg ccccacggta
    45121 tcaacaccgc gcctgacggc aagcatgtct gcatcaacgg taagctgtcg ccgaccgtat
    45181 cgatcatgga tgtgaccaag ctggacgccc tgttcgaaag cgatgccgat ccacggtcct
    45241 gcatcgtggg tgagccgcag ctgggtcttg gcccgcttca cactgcctat gacggtcagg
    45301 gcaacgcgtt caccacgctg ttcctcgaca gtcagatcgt gaagtggaac atggataagg
    45361 cgatccgcgc ctatgcgggt gaggatgtcg atccgatcat ctcgaaggtc gatgtgcatt
    45421 atcagccggg tcacaactcg acatcgatgg gtgagaccaa ggatgccgac ggcaagtggc
    45481 tgatttcgat gaacaagttc tcgaaagacc gcttcctgaa cgtgggtccg ctgaagccgg
    45541 aaaacgaaca gctgatcgac atctcgtcgg atgagatgaa ggtggtccat gacggaccga
    45601 cctttgccga accgcatgac tcgatcatcg ttcgcagtga catcgtcaac ccggtcaacg
    45661 tctgggatcg caacgacatc acttgggaag acgcccgcaa acaggccgaa gccgatggcg
    45721 tcgatctgga agacggcgca gaagagccca tccgggacgg caacaaggtg cgggtctaca
    45781 tgacctcgca ggcgccgaca ttcagccttg agaagttcac cgtcaaacag ggcgacgagg
    45841 tgacaatctt cgtcaccaac ctggatgacg tggacgacgt gacccacggc ttctgcctgg
    45901 gcaactacgg catcgccttc gagatcggac cgatggcaac cgcgtcgatc accttcactg
    45961 cggaccgtcc gggcgtacac tggttctatt gccagtggtt ctgccacgcg ctgcacatgg
    46021 aaatgcgcgg ccggatgctg gtcgagccgc agggagcgta acccatgcgt tggcccctgc
    46081 tcataccgct cctgctcggc tcgccccttt gggcggcgga ctgggatgtg cccaaccggg
    46141 cgggggccat caatgaaaca ctggcgcagg cggcggatgg tgacaccctc cgcctgagcc
    46201 ccggtgtcta caccgaaaca ttggttctgg accggcccgt aaccctcgac gggctgggac
    46261 aggcaaccat agacggacaa ggaaacggca gcgtcatcac cgtgaccggg ccgggcgtga
    46321 ccgtgcgcgg tctgacagtg atcggttccg gctcaagcca tgagggtatc gacagtggca
    46381 tccagctgac caaaacggct aaggcgcccg tggtcgagga taacgtgctg ctgggcaatc
    46441 tctacggcgt cgatattcac ggggccaagg acagcatcgt acgtggcaac cggatcgaag
    46501 gacggcaaga ccagcggatg aatgaccgcg gcaatggcgt ctatgtctgg aatgcccccg
    46561 gcgcagtggt tgatggcaat gacatccagt acggccgtga cgggatcttt gtgaactcgt
    46621 ccaagaagaa caccttcacc aacaacctgt tccgcgatct gcgctttgcc gtgcactaca
    46681 tgtatgccga caattcgatc gtcagcgaca acgtctcgat cggcaatgat ctgggctatg
    46741 cggtgatgtt cacaaccaat gtgaccgtgg ccaacaacgt ctcgatcggc gaccgcgaac
    46801 atggcgtgat gctgaactat gccaacaaaa gcaccatcac cggcaatgtg gtgaaaggtg
    46861 ccaaggaaaa atgcaccttc ctctataact ccaacaagaa cgaattcacc gacaactggt
    46921 ttcaaggatg cggcatcggc atccatttta ccgccgggtc cgaacgcaac cgtatcgttg
    46981 gcaactcatt catcggaaac cggacacagg tgaaatacgt ctcgaccaaa tgggtcgagt
    47041 ggtccgaaga cggacgcggc aactattggt ccgattttgc cgcctatgat gtggatggca
    47101 acggcattgc cgatgccccc tatcgcccca atgacagtat ggaccatgtg ctgtggaccc
    47161 aaccctcagc caaactgttg ctcggctccc ccgccgtgca actggtgcgc tggtcgcaat
    47221 cggccttccc ggcgctgttg ccgggcggcg tgatggacag caacccattg atgcaagccc
    47281 ctgaaccccc agctatgaaa aaggtgcctc atgacggata aggccctgtc aatcgaccat
    47341 gttctcaagg accgtggaaa aacccgcgtt cttgacgata tcaccctgtc tcttgccccc
    47401 ggtcagcgcg ttgcgctgct gggccataac ggcgcgggca agtcgaccct gatcaaatcc
    47461 atccttggcc tgacaccgat ccatggcgga gccattcgga tcggggacgc cacccccggt
    47521 agtgctcagg cacggcgcga gacggcctat ctgcccgaag cggtgtcgtt tcatcccgcg
    47581 ctaaccgggc gtgagcagtt gaccctgttt gcgcagcttt cgggcgcaag agccgatgtg
    47641 cccggcctgc tggatcgtgt cggtctgagc gacgctctgg accgtcggat cggcacctat
    47701 tccaaaggca tgcggcaacg tctgggtctg gcgcaggtgc tgttgggcca accgaaagtc
    47761 gccttgctgg atgagccgac aagcgggctg gacccgattt ctcggcagga cctgtacgcc
    47821 atcatcgacg aactggctgc ccaaggcacc gccgttctga ttgcctcaca cgcgctgacc
    47881 gaggttgagg cccgcaccga ccggatcgcc atcatgcgca agggtcggat ggtggctgac
    47941 gacaccctga acaacctctc ggctctggcc ggtctaccga tccgcttgaa agtacgcgcc
    48001 agcgccaatc cggatgtgct ggccgctgaa cttggtggca gccggatcaa cggagcatcc
    48061 gttgaattgc tctgctcacc cgaaaacaag atggaggcgc tgcgccggat cgccgggttg
    48121 ggcgatgcgg tggcggatgt tgaaatgacc ccgcccaagc tggaagatct ctatcgccac
    48181 tacgcacagg aggatttgca atgactcgct tcctcgccat cacccgcacc gaaatgctga
    48241 tcctgcgccg caaccgttgg ctgctggtcg ccacgttgat catggttctg ttcgcgctag
    48301 cgctgacctt tgcaggcagc gcgccaaccg gcacgttggg ggtcgacatg ctgaccgttt
    48361 cggtcgcgtc gatgaccacg ctgtcggttt atcttgcgcc gctgctggcg ctaatgatcg
    48421 cctttgacgc catcgcgggc gacgtggatc gcggcagcct gtccctgctg ctgtcttacc
    48481 cggcagggcg cggagaaatc ctgttgggca aattcaccgc ccatctcgcc gcgctggcct
    48541 ttgccatgac catcggtttc ggcaccgcag gcgcagtggc cgccttcttt ggcggcgcgg
    48601 ggccagagag cctgatggcg ctggtccgcc tcatcctcac atccatcctg ctgggcgctg
    48661 tctttctggc gcttggatac ctgttgtccg ccctggcaaa gggggccacg gcggcagcgg
    48721 gtctgtcggc tgggctctgg ctggtttttg tcgtcctcta tgatctgggc ctgttggggg
    48781 ccgtggtcat ggacaagggc ggcactttca cccaatccgt ctttccatgg gtgatggtgg
    48841 ccaacccggc cgacgctttc cgactatgga acatcgccgc gaccgaaggc gtcgcgatgg
    48901 cttccggtat gaccggggcg gcgcaggcgc tgccagtctg ggctgcaccc gtctcactgt
    48961 tgatctggcc ggtgataggc tttgcactcg cccggatcgc attccggagg gtcgagccat
    49021 gaaacgcctc gccctgattg cattggtcgc gctggcggcc tgcaaggaag aggtggccga
    49081 ggcccccgac ccggttgatc tgacccccga tgcgctaagc tatttctgcc agatgaacat
    49141 cgccgaacac ggcgggccga aaggtcagat tcatctggaa ggctatcctg cgcctttgtt
    49201 ctttgcgcag gtgcgcgaca tgctggccta tctaaaaagc cccgaacgcg atgccaagat
    49261 caccgctgtt tacgtcagcg acatgggggt cgcccccagc tgggggcagc cgggcatctc
    49321 caactggatc gcagccgatg gcgcgacctt tgtcgttggc gcagatgtcg ccggaggcat
    49381 gggcgcgcgc gaggtcgtcc catttgcgga actcgacgag gccgaagcgt ttatcctgcg
    49441 ctatggcggg tccgctttgc ccctgcccga gatccccgat gccgaagtcc ttggacccgt
    49501 cgatctggac ttgattctgg agacccccgc atgaccgttt tgacccgccg tcgcttcctg
    49561 accatctcag ccgcctgcgc cgccatgccc gcagccgcca gcggttcggc ccaatggcac
    49621 ggcatcgcgc tgggcgcacc tgccagcctg cggcttgaag gcctgacgga tgtacaggcc
    49681 gcgccgatct ttgccgcggt cgaagccgaa ttgaaccggc ttgaggatct cttcagcctc
    49741 taccgaccac attcgcagat cagccagttg aaccgcaccg gtcacttgaa tgcacctgcg
    49801 cctgagctgc tggaggtgct gagcctgtgt tccgcgcttc acgaagcctc gggcgggtcg
    49861 tttgatccga cgatccagcc gctgtggctg gcgctggcca gcggagcgga gcagccaata
    49921 gtggaacgcg cgcatgcaac gatcggatgg aacaacgtgc atgtcggtac ggatgaaatc
    49981 cgcctgccat atcccagaca ttcggcgatc acgttgaacg ggattgcgca aggtgcgatc
    50041 accgaccgga ttgctgcttt gctgcggtcc ttcgatctgt gcaatgtatt ggtggatatg
    50101 ggtgaggtcg ccgctcttgg ccagcgatac actagcgaac catggcgcgt ggggctggcc
    50161 gcccccgatg gcaaggtggc caaacgaatc acgcttcagg atcgagctgt cgcaacctca
    50221 gcgcccggag gtacgatgtt acagggcaaa catggccata tcctgaaccc gaaagggcac
    50281 aaagttacgc aacacgcagt atcagtatcc gcggcgcggg ccgctgttgc cgatgggcta
    50341 tcaaccgccc tttgcctgac tccggatagc ggagcaaacg cgctggcgtc gcggtttcca
    50401 ggggcgaaaa tcgagatgct actctgagcc acaagagcgg cgggcacctc aaaaatatct
    50461 agcgctcgct ttggggtccc cgttacggtc gggatactca gtgaatggtt ttgttggaga
    50521 attatgttcg ccaatgtgaa ttgattttga cggctggcca gtgagatgga ggggtttgcg
    50581 cccatcaacg aaccgcattg tattgatgct ttagccaagt tccccgagga ggcacgccaa
    50641 catcgagcta tgatttcatc gagtgaatat tgcaagcaca gtgactgatg gagagttcct
    50701 ctaaccgtcc ttaagcgtct aatagggtta agttttttca tacacttttt actcattgaa
    50761 atgcgtcgag tagcagattg ttggcgcatt tcctcaaata tttgcatcga tccgaacgaa
    50821 ggcgctgtgc gcttgaggcg gacgaagatc agtagatctg cacgattaca acctacaaag
    50881 ctccgaaatc gcgcgaattg ttaacgcaat gttaacgatg cgttttcgat ccattcaaag
    50941 acattccggc atactaacag tatgttatgt cgccgacgat tatacggcac ctgccaaact
    51001 ttctagattg gaagacccga tgttaaactt ctctctaaac ttcacggttg cctcaattgg
    51061 gattttttct ggctttctaa caatatatgc ttttttgtga tcggctcagg aactgatgtt
    51121 cgaaccctca accccaaaca gtgcagccgt aaatgcatac cggctgaaac gttccaattc
    51181 ggaatatgac gtagcgatgt gggcagcttg cgctttaatg gcgctgcaca aagacgagcc
    51241 agccgtgttg cgagaatatg catgtctctg ggcgagcaga gcgaaattag acggatcaaa
    51301 aagaagtcag tcagagcagt cataaagtgg acagcccagc gattaaaagg caacgacctt
    51361 aatggataag aattccgcct caaagctaaa tatctgaggc taagctgtga ccctgctcct
    51421 ggatcccgat tgtttggatg taaaagccgt ttctgcctct tcgtattgat tgaattgtgg
    51481 tccatgtctg ctaatcggta ccactgaata actcaaacga agcaagcatg agttacactg
    51541 agattcgcct aataatctga aactagcccg ccaacaaatg agcgcgctcg ctttgcgtta
    51601 tggtcggtcc tgcagttttt gatgatcttt cgcgctttgg cgagattgca actgtcggca
    51661 atactgcaag ctcctttcct gacgcagcat ttgaggatac gctagttact tttttctcag
    51721 cgccctagcc ttgtcaaacg ccagaacggg gcaaccccat catgaggaaa aaaactgaca
    51781 ggcccatcac tttccgcgcg cccgaggata tcctcacctg tttggttctt cagtgtctca
    51841 ttcaaaggta gcaatctatt gccgtcgaat ggcttgatct gggggtgctc ccagttttgc
    51901 tttgacagca tcaacatgcg gcgtagtcca acccgcaccc tctcgccagc ttcactctgc
    51961 caagggcgca gccctgcagc tgaaagaagg tcgaacaggt taacccaact ctgtaaattg
    52021 aaagcccaat agtgctgcgt cagtgtgcgc tgcagttcgt gcggttgatc tccatcaggg
    52081 gtgatcgtag aaatggctcg agcttgcgct cgtaagtcga tggcttgcag ataatcttct
    52141 ttttccagaa aggcggcaag actggcggcc tgcaagtcat agcatgtccc gtggttgttg
    52201 gctgctctgc attcttggcg accttgcaca ctatcagtga accaatcaaa gaactccgcg
    52261 ctccactctt tcatgtggtc ggttatgtgc gaatctctaa gaatccgaac cgcatcaaga
    52321 agaaaataaa aatctttggt ttcgataacc ccatgggcag cccccatgtt accctggtga
    52381 cccagccgaa cctgcgcata agaaaggttg ggcttcatgc cagtttcagc gtccaggaac
    52441 cacgtcctca gaattgagca ggcgtgtgcg tggaaactcg gatcggcgcc ttgtaatgta
    52501 ctcgctaatg caagggctgt ggtgtcgtcg aagacgcgtt gcagacgtgt tcggtcgaag
    52561 cggtcactct ctggttcata aagttccgtg cccggcagtc gttcaccgtc gcgcctgaca
    52621 tagggcaaac catctttcga atttgggttc ggccaccaat atggcgctgg atgaaaatag
    52681 tcgcgaagat cgccagaggg gccgggctcg ggtttttgcg taaccgaaaa gggccctcgg
    52741 tctaaagctt gctgtgcagc ttcccgaaca gctgcccaat cttctgactg tgccggacca
    52801 gccgtggtca agtcatatga tagggcttgg tgttgcgcga acgtcgcacg gactgggcgc
    52861 gccgacaaca tgtccaaagt cgaacggatc gcagaagcgc gtgcgagacc acggttaaca
    52921 aatgccttcc gatcagcctg ttcaaggtgg gcttttcctg acgccagccg cgcgacccaa
    52981 ccggcttgcc caacccgatg accatcaggg tgaactcggc gtggcggaat gtcgaaatct
    53041 tccacaggcc atcgcgtcca cggaccctcg ataccaagat gcatgaaaag ctcaaccttt
    53101 ggacgacgac catatggaag gtcctcgttg aacctcaatg gtgcatcgca tcgaaaaacc
    53161 aattggggct cttcttccgc agaaaaggta ttgttaggtt ccagcaaatc ttgattgttg
    53221 gtgatccttg ccattggaac aacaaaatat cgcttgtccc gggcctctaa gatgttcgaa
    53281 tgcagccgcg cccatcctga ggacgtaagg aagcaattcc catcaaaagg cagcgcccac
    53341 ttgccgtatt ccagacaaaa ctcgagagct gcatttcgtg caccgttgtt gtgcatcaca
    53401 tagttattgc gggcgcggta agcctgcata accgcctgcg tcgtgcgcgt actggttgaa
    53461 tctatttcaa gatgtccgtc gtagaacata tcaggctgtt tgaacgtatc gaagctgtaa
    53521 ccgatagact gatattcttc tggatcgaag gcgatacgtc gataggtctg ccctcgttcc
    53581 tcaagtaagc cgataatctt tgcttcagtc tcagcgttaa atatcctatt gatcaaccat
    53641 aactttctta cgccatcgaa ttctggttca ttatctaaaa taaagcgcac atttgagagg
    53701 ctttggccaa ccttgtgcct tggctcgaga tcgttgccga caatccgaca gagcgcgaat
    53761 gtatccgcca aatcgttgat ctcatattcc agttttggat caatgggctc ttgtttcaca
    53821 tcacgcagag taccgctgat gtcacccatc cgctgcacgc tgaaagaagt gttgatgcgg
    53881 ttgcgcctaa tgtctcgccg atatcggtgc aacctgtaca gcaggtagag agggaacaaa
    53941 gctatgatcg atattcgaat tagcggggag cttcgcttga agtcatgtat aagttgttca
    54001 agcaaagctt gtctcctgta agatcgcctt ggtacgcata ttggctttgt ttgatctcaa
    54061 caaccaatat aaaagcgata attcgctcat gatcggctcg gctcttctga gcctttgttc
    54121 actgcagtgc cccatttgat ttggaccacc gttatttgtg aacgtatcgc gaacagagtg
    54181 tttttacgct cgatcagaga ggatcaaaaa tataacttat ggcccacggc ttgggaggat
    54241 tacactgtgg cactgagcag atttctggac cgcattgttt caaatatacg agcgtgtaga
    54301 acacaccatc aaaccttggg atcaaacacc tagcgaaaaa cacattgctg ccgaaataga
    54361 gggcagagat cgcgctttcg ttgaaagctt caaaatctct aggcacgaga atggccgcca
    54421 tgacgatcga cgtcaggttg atcatcacta tgtatgccgg aacgatacta cgcaaccgcg
    54481 cgagatagaa tgcaacgaaa gagaaatttg cacgctcacg ctggcgtagg atgatcgacg
    54541 tgatgaggta tcccgaaatc acaaagaaca cgtccacgcc aacaaatcca ccggcaagcc
    54601 atgcacaatt ggcgtgaaac gcgacaaccg ccaggacagc cagcgcgcgc aggccttgaa
    54661 tgtcgtcccg tagcgtttta ggcaccggtg acacactgtt cagatgcggg tcgcggggca
    54721 ttatcgtgct tttgatacct tgcagtatga ttttggcgaa gagccaacct ccagagtgcg
    54781 gatactcaga aaatctctgc aaggcaatcc gtagtcaggc agttcagagc ttgaaacgct
    54841 ggtgaaatac cctcatagac aatgcgatcc cctcagccac cgcctgagag cataagagct
    54901 aaagcgcgaa agacacctat gacgaaaaac tatggactga tcggagcagc cggttacata
    54961 gcacctcggc acatgaaggc catccgagaa accagcggaa tcctaaaaac cgcttatgac
    55021 ctgaacgata gcatcggaat tatggacagt ttcttccccg atgcccgctt ctttacggag
    55081 ttcgagcagt tcgaggcaga tgtcttttcg cgccgaactg acggagagcg ggtcgactat
    55141 atcggaatct gctcaccgaa ttacctgcac aaggcgcaca tggggtttgc gttacgcgcc
    55201 ggggcggatg cgatctgtga aaagcctctg gttctaaacc cgtccgagat tgatgagctt
    55261 gcagcgttgg aaaaggaaac cggtcatcga atcaactcca tcctgcaatt gcggctgcat
    55321 cccgccatcc ttgctctcaa ggacaagatc gctcagagcg gaccggatcg tatccatgat
    55381 gtcgatctag gatatttcac atcgcgtggc agctggtatt acgcttcctg gaaaggttat
    55441 gagcataagt cgggcggtat cgccaccaac atcggcgttc atttttacga catgctttct
    55501 tttatttttg gaccattgaa atcctcagtg gtgcattatc gagcagcaga cgcttcggcc
    55561 ggttaccttg agttccagca ggcgcgagtc agatgggtgt tgtcgatcaa ccgcgcacac
    55621 ttgcccgccc aaacaccaga gggtcagacc acctatcgct cgatcaccgt tgatggtgag
    55681 gaggtcgaat tttctggcgg gttcaccgat ctacacaccg ctagttatca tgggatactc
    55741 ggtggaaacg gctttggcct cgatgcggtg cgcccttcca tcgaactcgt aagcagcatc
    55801 cgttcggccg cgattgaacc cagaaagggg gagcaacacc cggatctggc gaaggttatc
    55861 aatacatgat tgctgtcttt gcctatgctt ttccacatag gaaaagccgc gatattcttg
    55921 tagaattggc tctggcaggc aaaaaaaaag tctgtgtaat tgccgccccc atggagtcgc
    55981 ttcccaatgt ggacaggacc aggtattcgg tgaagtcact gcgattcgcg ccgccgcagg
    56041 atactgctga ggtcgctcga tcgctcggct ttgattatgt ggaaatgaaa cacagtgata
    56101 ttgacgcggt ctcacaccat gtcgcagaaa aaggcctaaa gcttggcatc gtggccggtg
    56161 ctcgcatcct gaaacgcccc gtgattgagt gtttcgacga ggggatcgtc aacttccacc
    56221 caggcccgat ccccgaaacc tccggtctag atgcattctt ctacaccgtt aagaagagtg
    56281 tttcagccgg ggtgacgaca catcttatcg acgctcgcgt cgacgcgggg cagcagattt
    56341 atttcgacac ggtggagatt ggcccctcag acaccgcaga aaccgtgcag gaaaacatct
    56401 atcagctgca gctgattgcg ctccgccgtt ttctgtctga cagagacggc gagcggcttg
    56461 cccatcgcga agtcgactgg tcgggtaaga acaccccgat gacctccgac gagaagtggc
    56521 agatattgct ggacttccct gcttggcgct cgcagcaggt tgtacttcag gcggccaaac
    56581 gcctggtttt tgcttgtgaa gcgggaaggc ttgcagaggt ttcgaaatat ctggacaggt
    56641 ttcctcagtt gctggaacat cgaacacccg aaggttggac tcccttgatc gtcgctgcat
    56701 ttaatcagca aaaagatatt gtagccgagt tacttaaccg tggcgcggac ccgaacgcta
    56761 ccggcagaaa cggcaccacg gtgctgatgt acgcaaaatc ggccatactg aagggtgaat
    56821 ccgaaaacct ggcgcttctg gatttattga ttgccaaggg tgcagacagc agccgacgcg
    56881 acaagttcgg gcacgcggtg ttggattacg tcaaggattc taaggtcctg acgagatatt
    56941 tcaccgcaaa aagtggaggg gcctgatgca gttcattgac cttgcagccc agcaggagcg
    57001 catccgggac aagatcgacg cgcgcatcgc agcggtgctg tcacatgggg cctatatcat
    57061 gggtcccgag gtcaaggagc ttgaagaagc tcttgccgct ttctgcgggg caaagcactg
    57121 catttcctgc gccaacggca ccgatgcgct tcaacttgcg ctcatggcgc ttgagatcgg
    57181 acccggtgac gcagtcttta ttccgtcctt cacctttgct gcctctgcgg aggtagtacc
    57241 tttcgttggc gccacgccag tctttgtcga tattgatctc gacagctaca atatgtcccc
    57301 aaacagccta gttcgtgcgg tggagcacgc ccgtgtcaac ggcctgcgac ctgccgccgt
    57361 catgcccgtg gatctatttg gcagacctgc cgaatacgtc acgttggaac agatcgcgga
    57421 caacttcgac ctgcaattga tctgtgacag tgcccagggc tggggtgcat gctacaaggg
    57481 ccgcaccacc ggcagcattg gccgcatcac cacaacctcg ttctttcccg ccaaaccact
    57541 tgggtgctat ggcgatggcg gggcgctctt cacagacgat ccagaacttg cagcagtgct
    57601 agacagtttc cgcgttcacg gaaaagggat cgagaaatat gacaatgtga gaattggtgt
    57661 gaactcgcga ttggacacgc tgcaagccgc gattctgctc gaaaaactag ccctctatgc
    57721 cgaggaaatc accgcccgtg aagccatcgc gcaacgatat accagcgcac tgtcgacgca
    57781 tttcgtcacg cctgatattc cgcacgacgt tcaatcgacc tgggcccaat acacgctgcg
    57841 cgccaagtcc gctgaacagc gcagcgaggt tatggcctca ctaaaaaaac aaggcattcc
    57901 gacagctata tattatccca aacctttgca ttaccaaact gcataccgtg actttcccgc
    57961 agatccggaa ggattgagaa acagcgaaac cgcctccaca tgcgtgttca gcatccccat
    58021 gagtccgtac ctgacacagg acgatcagga aaaagtaatc gccgcattgc ttgcataagc
    58081 gcaggaaata cagcttagtt cgaagggaag caaacccatg acaccgaacc ggtcaggtaa
    58141 gatcatcagt cttacatacc atgaaatcac gcaggacgcc cgtgtcctga aacaggcgcg
    58201 cgttcttcga aatgccggat acgacgtcaa tgtgtattgc gactggcccg aaggcctgcc
    58261 ggagcatgat gagatcgatg gcgtcaaaat cacgcgcttt gaatgttata gctctaaaaa
    58321 tgcccgtgca gacattcttg acaaattgac attcctgaac cgctccaaag acgagatacg
    58381 caaacgctat ttgccctttg caaaatcggt agaagctctt gaaacactga tccccagtat
    58441 cgaagagaag ttcggcgcgg gcgccattga aaaagcccaa tccagttatt tcaaaacggc
    58501 cgacggcgcc gagcgtcggc ggcgatttgt ggagtatctt tcactcaaga tgcggatcaa
    58561 actgttcgag aaatcgctgc cgtttgcctc gattaatcct gagaccggta agaaatctcg
    58621 caaagtgacg gatatgcgaa agaactaccg agtttggagg aagaaactct atcaggcaca
    58681 atccattcac tattgctcga actttccgga aatcgaaagc aaggacggca tcgtcgcaat
    58741 tcatgcccat gacatctatt gcctaccatg cggcgtcatg ttgtcacaac ggctcaaggt
    58801 tccgctgatt tatgacgcac atgaatacga acccgcgcgc gcgacaaaaa tggatgagca
    58861 agcccctgag cttccggaat ggattgaaga cgactgtttt ccctatgtca cacgcatgat
    58921 caccgtgtcg gacgggttcg gggagctcta tgaaaagcgg tttgccgggc cgcctccgac
    58981 gatcgtcatg aatgcgccgg aggttgaagc gtcgacactc acgaaaccgg tacaggtgcg
    59041 tgaaggtttt cgcacggtgc gggaacaagc gaacgtgggt gacgatgtcc cattgatagt
    59101 atttaccggc ggaattcagc gtacgcaccg cggagtcgac aaggtattgg aggcgatggt
    59161 ccatctgccg gaggcgcatt tggtctctct gggaccgcgg catgtcacca atgacgcatg
    59221 gtttgaaagt gtcgccaaac aactgggcgt aagcgaccgg gtgtccttgt tgccaccggt
    59281 tgatgcacgc gatgtgcccg cagccataag tacggcccat gtgtcggttt gcccctttca
    59341 ggacgtgtca ctgaatcacc ggttggccat gccaaataag cttttcgaag ctgcttttgc
    59401 ccgcattccg atctgtgtct ccgacctgcc agaaatgcgg cggtttgtcg aaacgctggg
    59461 gatcgggaga gcgatggacc agactgatcc gaaagccatc gccgccacac ttcaagaggt
    59521 attcgacaac cgggatgcct accttatgac gccggaggcc gagaacaggc tggtgaacca
    59581 ctacagctgg caaagacaag cagaaaaact gctggctttg tacgacgagg tcttgtcacc
    59641 tgcctctgta gcggagtgac tcgacgcaag gcgcaaaccg gcatcagctc gttcgaacta
    59701 aatacctttg cagcgcgcgt tatccataga aagaagctat cttttcggcg atgacttgtg
    59761 acacgttgcc agtgccatag agggctacgt catctccggt tgttccaaga gccgcgcgca
    59821 cggcctttac gatgtctgca ccagagcttg gtggacagag ccggttccac ccggtctcaa
    59881 ccagttcggt ccattctgtt tcatcgcgca gtgtgacgca tggaacccct tggaaatagg
    59941 cctctttctg aacgcctccg gaatcggtca cgatcaatgc ggcccttcgt tccagcgcca
    60001 gcatatctag atacccaatc ggctcgacgc atctgatacc ggaaccgagt tttacacctg
    60061 cctgctctag cttgccacgc gtcctcgggt gtagtggaag cacaatcggt atttcttcgg
    60121 cgaccagaga taaaccttcc acaatggccc tcagccgcat tggatcgtcg gtgttttcct
    60181 gccggtgcac cgtcgcgagt ataaagccgc cagcgtcaat cgataaatct ccggccaacg
    60241 tattgctttg atccgccaaa tccccgaaca aatgggctgc atcctgcatg acgtcgccta
    60301 cttccagcac tttcgaggca gggatgcctt cattctcaag gtttcttgta gccgtttcgg
    60361 ttggtgtaaa aagcagatcg gaacaatggt ctgtcaggat gcggttgatt tcttccggca
    60421 tcttgcgatt gaaggagcgc aaccccgcct cgacatgcgc taccttgatg tgcaatttgg
    60481 aagcggcgag cgctccggca atggtggaat tggtatcacc gaacaccaac acccagtctg
    60541 gcttttcctc cagaaagact gtctctagcc cttcaagcat gcgcccggtc atcgcgccgt
    60601 gaccaacatt ggaaatccca agattgtagc gcggtttcgg gatacccagt tcgtcaaaaa
    60661 acacgtcgga catgttggaa tcgaagtgct gaccagtatg aatgataacc tcttcgacac
    60721 cggcacaatt ctggaatgca cgcgcgacag gggcgctttt aacaaactgt ggccgcgctc
    60781 cgatgatcgt acagactttc atagtgacaa cactctattt caaggaagtt gaaggcaggc
    60841 taggccgttg gaacgatttt gccacggcga cggtacactc cccgagtgtc aatcagcaaa
    60901 ggcgcgtgct tggcgatcac ttcgaaatcg aaatccgtat ggtccgtcag cagaatgaca
    60961 gcatcctgtt gtgccagtgt ctcaggcgtc aactctatag attcaagatc gaacttatgc
    61021 tcgcgcatca caggaaacgc aggcacatgc gggtcggagt aggacagatc aaccccccaa
    61081 tcccgcagca gttccatgac aaacaccgag gggctttcgc gcacatcttc gatgtcgcgc
    61141 ttgtacgcga tgcccagcac aaggaccttg gcccctttca acgccttgcc gcgctccgac
    61201 aaggcgcgga ccaacttgtt caccacgtag gacggcatgc tcgcattgat ctcacccgct
    61261 agctcgatga agcgggtgtg cagcccatac tcgcgcgctt tccaggtcag gtaaaagggg
    61321 tcgattggaa tacagtgccc gccgatgccg ggcccgggat agtatgcagt gaatccgaag
    61381 ggtttggtag cagcggcatc aatgatctca aatatgtcaa gacccatggc gttcgcgacg
    61441 attttcattt cgttcatcag gccaatattc accgaccgct gaatattttc cagcaacttg
    61501 gtcatctccg ccgccgccgt cgaactaacg ggcacgactt tggaaacaat cgcgctgtaa
    61561 agcgcctcac ccacatcgcg acaggctcgc gtatcaccgc ccagaacctt gggaatggtc
    61621 tgtgtattga aatgtgcatt gcccgggtct tcacgttcag gcgagtagac aaggaag
//
