# Supplementary material for: Decoding coral resistance to eutrophication through the association of hyper‑efficient denitrifiers as key microbial allies
Source: Nat Commun. 2026 May 19;17:3938. doi: 10.1038/s41467-026-72571-w (PMC13187470; doi:10.1038/s41467-026-72571-w)
Supplement: Supplementary file 21 — Source Data [file 41467_2026_72571_MOESM21_ESM.zip › Source Data/FigureS6/A5_denitrification.gbk]

LOCUS       A5_1                   61677 bp    DNA              UNK 01-JAN-1980
DEFINITION  Genus species strain strain.
ACCESSION   Chromosome
VERSION     Chromosome
KEYWORDS    .
SOURCE      .
  ORGANISM  .
            .
FEATURES             Location/Qualifiers
     gene            680..1120
                     /gene="ribH2"
                     /locus_tag="A5_00256"
     CDS             680..1120
                     /gene="ribH2"
                     /locus_tag="A5_00256"
                     /EC_number="2.5.1.78"
                     /inference="ab initio prediction:Prodigal:002006"
                     /inference="similar to AA sequence:UniProtKB:Q2YKV1"
                     /codon_start=1
                     /transl_table=11
                     /product="6,7-dimethyl-8-ribityllumazine synthase 2"
                     /translation="MTHTRYAFVKANWHSDIVDRALDGFLELISADQVDVFDVPGAFEM
                     PLLARDLAQTGRYAAVACAAFVVDGGIYRHDFVAQAVVDGLMRAGLDSGVPVLSVSLTP
                     HQYQETDHHNAIYRAHFIEKGREAAHAALKINATRAMVAQAA"
     gene            1232..2332
                     /gene="aroC"
                     /locus_tag="A5_00257"
     CDS             1232..2332
                     /gene="aroC"
                     /locus_tag="A5_00257"
                     /EC_number="4.2.3.5"
                     /inference="ab initio prediction:Prodigal:002006"
                     /inference="similar to AA sequence:UniProtKB:P12008"
                     /codon_start=1
                     /transl_table=11
                     /product="Chorismate synthase"
                     /db_xref="COG:COG0082"
                     /translation="MSMNSFGHLFRVTTWGESHGPALGATVDGCPPGVEINEAMIQHWL
                     DKRKPGQNKFTTQRREPDQVKILSGVFEGQTTGTPVQLIIENTDQRSKDYGDIMDKFRP
                     GHADITYWQKYGIRDYRGGGRSSARETASRVAAGGLAREAIKQIAPNVQITGYMTQIGP
                     HKIDRANFDWSQIEQNPFWTPDAKAAEDWAAYLDDLRKSGNSVGAVVEVVARGVPAGLG
                     APVYAKLDTDLAAAMMSINAVKGVEIGEGMAAAELTGEANADEIFMGQDGPQYSSNHAG
                     GILGGISTGQDLVVRFAVKPTSSILTTRKTITKSGEETEIITKGRHDPCVGIRAVPVGE
                     AMMACVILDHLLLHRGQIGENRGQIG"
     gene            2370..2978
                     /gene="yedJ"
                     /locus_tag="A5_00258"
     CDS             2370..2978
                     /gene="yedJ"
                     /locus_tag="A5_00258"
                     /inference="ab initio prediction:Prodigal:002006"
                     /inference="similar to AA sequence:UniProtKB:P46144"
                     /codon_start=1
                     /transl_table=11
                     /product="putative protein YedJ"
                     /db_xref="COG:COG1418"
                     /translation="MQTDPAHDLAHLDRVWVNAQAIADDETNPRVLLAACYLHDLINLS
                     KDDPDRHLASMRSAAESEPILEEFGYSTTEIGAVQHAIAAHSFSANIQPETPEARILRD
                     ADRLDALGAIGIARNFSVSGALGRTLYDPSDPFAENRLPNDLIFSIDHWQIKLLRLPND
                     MLTEKGRAIAQDRAARMIRFLKDLSEEIGAQLPLDWSNL"
     gene            3033..3968
                     /gene="cntI_1"
                     /locus_tag="A5_00259"
     CDS             3033..3968
                     /gene="cntI_1"
                     /locus_tag="A5_00259"
                     /inference="ab initio prediction:Prodigal:002006"
                     /inference="similar to AA sequence:UniProtKB:Q9HUX6"
                     /codon_start=1
                     /transl_table=11
                     /product="Pseudopaline exporter CntI"
                     /translation="MAKSLTSHRPALAVALKLSALVLFTTMSALVKALSDDFPPGEMVF
                     FRSLFAIPVIIAWLVWRGELVHGFVVKKPMGHFWRGVLGTSAMGLTFTGLSLLPLPEVT
                     AIGYATPIFTLILAAIMLGERIRMIRIGAVALGLVGVLIMIWPRLGSGTAETAATIGAL
                     CVLAATVARAFVQIHIRQLVQVDHPAAIVFYFSLTATLLSGLTVFWGWVIPTWEQAALL
                     VTIGLIGGVAQILVTSSYKFGQASMLAPYDYTTMLFAIVIGYFWFDELPTLVMLGGAAL
                     VIAGNVVVILRERQLGLDRTKARSATDPKA"
     gene            4027..4626
                     /gene="cobO"
                     /locus_tag="A5_00260"
     CDS             4027..4626
                     /gene="cobO"
                     /locus_tag="A5_00260"
                     /EC_number="2.5.1.17"
                     /inference="ab initio prediction:Prodigal:002006"
                     /inference="similar to AA sequence:UniProtKB:P29930"
                     /codon_start=1
                     /transl_table=11
                     /product="Corrinoid adenosyltransferase"
                     /translation="MSDAQNHKEKMQEVQAKHRKKVSEAVDPGRGLVLINTGKGKGKSS
                     AAFGVVIRALGWGQKVAVVQFIKGKWKTGERRFFEERDLVTWHTMGEGFTWDTQDRERD
                     IAAATSAFNKACDLMKSGDYDLVVLDEINIALRYEYLSVDTVIEGLQTRSDKTSVFLTG
                     RDAPQALRDYADLVTEMTEEKHPFQAGIKAQRGVDF"
     gene            complement(4623..4832)
                     /locus_tag="A5_00261"
     CDS             complement(4623..4832)
                     /locus_tag="A5_00261"
                     /inference="ab initio prediction:Prodigal:002006"
                     /codon_start=1
                     /transl_table=11
                     /product="hypothetical protein"
                     /translation="MRDRFEELMADPCCASCDCDALTSEVAAYLDHKTCNAERCRALEE
                     RSAATMYAVRRDSMRALNEGGARA"
     gene            complement(5101..5466)
                     /locus_tag="A5_00262"
     CDS             complement(5101..5466)
                     /locus_tag="A5_00262"
                     /inference="ab initio prediction:Prodigal:002006"
                     /codon_start=1
                     /transl_table=11
                     /product="hypothetical protein"
                     /translation="MSLRFVTRSVHAYLDYPVAIALMVLPFVLGLGQSNPLALWLSVVT
                     GIAAFVLTVLTDHHLGIWRVLPYKFHLAVDLLVGVTFLFAPSLFGFSGLDALFYWVNGA
                     AVVVVISLSAPEQSAIV"
     gene            complement(5578..6528)
                     /locus_tag="A5_00263"
     CDS             complement(5578..6528)
                     /locus_tag="A5_00263"
                     /inference="ab initio prediction:Prodigal:002006"
                     /inference="similar to AA sequence:ISfinder:IS4811"
                     /codon_start=1
                     /transl_table=11
                     /product="IS5 family transposase IS4811"
                     /db_xref="COG:COG3039"
                     /translation="MLDLLSDILTRLSLRGTFYFRTSFTPPFGIQVPGFENVARFHFVQ
                     RGELKVHLPTTGETLRLRQGDLILIPHGAPHALLCNEVKPYDALPLERVLELSGYKGDG
                     VLVYGGEEDERDTQLICGHFSFTGPAGRNGTGHMLIDRLPPFILIENYGEEAGAWIEAT
                     LRMIGSEVSGARIGGDLIALKLSEVLFAQAIRAYLEHQSPHDAALAGFADPRISRALTA
                     FHQSPAQEWSVAMLAREAAMSRTAFAQLFSQKMGTTPMQYLTDWRMQIACHGLTENRWN
                     VADAAAEVGYASEAAFSRVFKKQVGLSPAAYRAMH"
     gene            complement(6645..7511)
                     /gene="ilvE_1"
                     /locus_tag="A5_00264"
     CDS             complement(6645..7511)
                     /gene="ilvE_1"
                     /locus_tag="A5_00264"
                     /EC_number="2.6.1.42"
                     /inference="ab initio prediction:Prodigal:002006"
                     /inference="similar to AA sequence:UniProtKB:O86428"
                     /codon_start=1
                     /transl_table=11
                     /product="Branched-chain-amino-acid aminotransferase"
                     /db_xref="COG:COG0115"
                     /translation="MAGYDDRDGVIWMDGELVPWREANVHILSHAMHYASSVFEGERAY
                     NGKIFKSREHSERLIASAEALDMPMPYSVDEIEAAKEEALKASGLQDAYIRALVWRGSG
                     EDMGVASAKNPVRMAIAVWPWGAYYGDAKMQGAKLDIAEWKRPSPETIPVHAKAAGLYM
                     ICTISKHKAEAKGCSDALFMDYNGNVAEATGANVFFVKDGEVHTPLADCFLNGITRQTV
                     IQMLKDKGITVHERRIRPEEMADFEQCWLTGTAAEVTPVGQIGDYTFEVGDLTREIAED
                     YEKLVRA"
     gene            7670..8182
                     /locus_tag="A5_00265"
     CDS             7670..8182
                     /locus_tag="A5_00265"
                     /inference="ab initio prediction:Prodigal:002006"
                     /codon_start=1
                     /transl_table=11
                     /product="hypothetical protein"
                     /translation="MTDIRPAPVFGGESLLFLTDEQLRQGIEAMFFAYRGFTADPDRIL
                     TELAYGRAHHRAIHFINRAPGTTVNNLLAILGVTKQSLNRVLRSLIEDGLVESRVGTVD
                     KRERHLFLTDKGKALEAKLSDAQRARMRAAYKDAGPEAVAGFRKVLEAMMDADMRRAYT
                     KLRDTTS"
     gene            8179..8880
                     /gene="ompR_1"
                     /locus_tag="A5_00266"
     CDS             8179..8880
                     /gene="ompR_1"
                     /locus_tag="A5_00266"
                     /inference="ab initio prediction:Prodigal:002006"
                     /inference="similar to AA sequence:UniProtKB:P0AA16"
                     /codon_start=1
                     /transl_table=11
                     /product="Transcriptional regulatory protein OmpR"
                     /translation="MSEMDAHLLIVDDDERIRDLLKKFLMRSGFLVTAARDAAHARRVL
                     SGLDFDLIVLDVMMPGEDGVSLTRSLRDTHSTPILLLTAKGETEHRIAGLEAGADDYLA
                     KPFEPKELLLRINAILRRMPETSAQDTAAKILHLGPIRYDIERGEMWQGEDPVRLTATE
                     SQLMKIFSAQPGEPISRAKLVEDLGRDKGQAQERAVDVQITRLRRKLEQDPKQPRYLQT
                     VRGAGYMLAPD"
     gene            8950..9876
                     /gene="hdaH"
                     /locus_tag="A5_00267"
     CDS             8950..9876
                     /gene="hdaH"
                     /locus_tag="A5_00267"
                     /EC_number="3.5.1.-"
                     /inference="ab initio prediction:Prodigal:002006"
                     /inference="similar to AA sequence:UniProtKB:Q70I53"
                     /codon_start=1
                     /transl_table=11
                     /product="Histone deacetylase-like amidohydrolase"
                     /translation="MKTALLTHADCLHHVTPEGHPERVARLEHILHALEGLDLQRVTAP
                     LAADDDLLRVHPQNHISDILDHRPPDGFKQIDGDTFMSPGSVDAAYRAAGAVVRAVDLV
                     LTGEAPNAFCAIRPPGHHAETETAMGFCLFGNAALAAKHALDHHGLNRVAVVDFDVHHG
                     NGTQDLLWDEKRALVITSQQMPLWPGSGRPDETGAYETVLNIPLAPGTGGAEMRGAYEA
                     QAFPRLRAFRPELIIISAGFDAHQDDPLANLNWSTGDFAWITAELCKIADEVCDGRIVS
                     TLEGGYDLNALAEATRAHVEELIKAAR"
     gene            9873..10115
                     /gene="xseB"
                     /locus_tag="A5_00268"
     CDS             9873..10115
                     /gene="xseB"
                     /locus_tag="A5_00268"
                     /EC_number="3.1.11.6"
                     /inference="ab initio prediction:Prodigal:002006"
                     /inference="protein motif:HAMAP:MF_00337"
                     /codon_start=1
                     /transl_table=11
                     /product="Exodeoxyribonuclease 7 small subunit"
                     /translation="MTDTPVEQMTFEQAMKELEAVVGQLERGDVALDQSIALYERGAAL
                     KKRCEDELKRAEEKVAAITLDADGQPTGTTPVEGQ"
     gene            10116..10982
                     /locus_tag="A5_00269"
     CDS             10116..10982
                     /locus_tag="A5_00269"
                     /inference="ab initio prediction:Prodigal:002006"
                     /codon_start=1
                     /transl_table=11
                     /product="hypothetical protein"
                     /translation="MFREKLAQDAALIQSHFDLVLSALDDLDVTRAMAYATVGGKRLRG
                     FLVLESARLLGVDTARAIWPATGIEALHAYSLVHDDLPCMDDDDLRRGRPTVHVKWDEG
                     TAVLAGDALQTLAFELCARPEVGNAEIRAELALTLAKASGAQGMVLGQALDIAAETAAE
                     PLTLDEITHLQAGKTGALIEWSACAGARLAQADPTPLRQYAQALGLAFQIADDILDVEG
                     DAEKAGKRLQKDAEAGKATFVSLLGLDAARSRAIELVDQACAALDEHGPAAETLKQAAR
                     FVIARDS"
     gene            10997..12925
                     /gene="dxs_2"
                     /locus_tag="A5_00270"
     CDS             10997..12925
                     /gene="dxs_2"
                     /locus_tag="A5_00270"
                     /EC_number="2.2.1.7"
                     /inference="ab initio prediction:Prodigal:002006"
                     /inference="similar to AA sequence:UniProtKB:Q9KGU7"
                     /codon_start=1
                     /transl_table=11
                     /product="1-deoxy-D-xylulose-5-phosphate synthase"
                     /db_xref="COG:COG1154"
                     /translation="MSDRPNTPLLDLVSRPADLKQFSDAQLHQVAHELRAETISAVSVT
                     GGHLGAGLGVVELTTALHAVFDTPRDKIIWDVGHQCYPHKILTERRDRIRTLRTKDGLS
                     GFTKRSESAYDPFGAAHSSTSISAALGFAVARDLGGVTPEGLGDAIAVIGDGSMSAGMA
                     FEAMNNAGHLKKRLIVILNDNEMSIAPPVGALSNYLSRIYAEEPFHDLKAAAKGAVSLL
                     PEPFREGAKRAKDMLKGMAMGGTLFEELGFSYLGPIDGHDLDQLLPVLRAVKAKASGPI
                     LIHVLTKKGKGYAPAEQARDKGHATAKFDVVTGEQKKAPSNAPSYTSVFGKTLVDEAAR
                     DDKIVAVTAAMPDGTGLNLFAERYPSRCFDVAIAEQHGVTFSAALAAGGMKPFCAMYST
                     FLQRGYDQVVHDVAIQRLPVRFAIDRAGLVGADGATHAGSFDIAYMANLPGMVVMAAAD
                     EAELMHMVATAVAHDDGPIAFRYPRGEGAGVDLPERGEVLEIGKGRLIQKGARVALLSF
                     GTRLAEVQKAAEALSARGIKPTIADARFAKPLDRDLILDLAANHEALISIEEGAIGGFG
                     SHVAQLLADEGVFDEGLKYRSMVLPDIFIDQASPADMYAVAGMNAEQIEAKVLSVLGVA
                     TIGEKRA"
     gene            13066..13575
                     /gene="napF"
                     /locus_tag="A5_00271"
     CDS             13066..13575
                     /gene="napF"
                     /locus_tag="A5_00271"
                     /inference="ab initio prediction:Prodigal:002006"
                     /inference="similar to AA sequence:UniProtKB:P0AAL0"
                     /codon_start=1
                     /transl_table=11
                     /product="Ferredoxin-type protein NapF"
                     /db_xref="COG:COG1145"
                     /translation="MNKLASRRAFLKGKVLREDTSAIHPPGAVTEFLELCTQCDECREA
                     CPKDIIRFDAQGWPVVQLDAGPCTFCGDCANACPTGALNPEHVADWPWRAAVSASCLSM
                     NGVSCRVCQDVCDHNAIRFRLQTGGRAEPQLDTDICTGCGACASACPAGSVSFERHTPP
                     TQEVAL"
     gene            13572..13844
                     /gene="napD"
                     /locus_tag="A5_00272"
     CDS             13572..13844
                     /gene="napD"
                     /locus_tag="A5_00272"
                     /inference="ab initio prediction:Prodigal:002006"
                     /inference="protein motif:HAMAP:MF_02200"
                     /codon_start=1
                     /transl_table=11
                     /product="Chaperone NapD"
                     /translation="MNICGCLVHVAPETTQSAQAAIASTNGAEVHAASEDGRIVVVVED
                     TPEKMASETIMDLHQIPGVISLTLTYHHFEDLAETRPHLNASRQI"
     gene            13862..16354
                     /gene="napA_1"
                     /locus_tag="A5_00273"
     CDS             13862..16354
                     /gene="napA_1"
                     /locus_tag="A5_00273"
                     /EC_number="1.9.6.1"
                     /inference="ab initio prediction:Prodigal:002006"
                     /inference="similar to AA sequence:UniProtKB:P33937"
                     /codon_start=1
                     /transl_table=11
                     /product="Periplasmic nitrate reductase"
                     /db_xref="COG:COG0243"
                     /translation="MTISESRRTFLKSTAAAATASAAGLPLATGQASAQVGNPDIRWDK
                     AACRFCGTGCSVLVGTKDGRVVATQGDPDAPVNRGLNCIKGYFLSKIMYGKDRLTTPML
                     RKTNGEYDKNGEFEPVSWDEAFDVMAAKWKEALAKKGPTSVGMFGSGQWTVWEGYAAAK
                     MMKAGFRSNNIDPNARHCMASAVVGFMRTFGIDEPMGCYDDFEHADTFVLWGSNMAEMH
                     PILWSRLTDTRLTKPGSEVHVLSTYEHRSFELADNGMVFAPQTDLAILNYIANYIIQNG
                     AVNEEFVNKHVNITKTATDIGYGLRDNNPLQEEAENPNSGKMEPISFEEYAEAVSEYTL
                     EYTSELSGVPAAQLERLAQQYADPNRKVMSLWTMGFNQHTRGSWVNSLMYNVHLLVGKI
                     SEPGNSPFSLTGQPSACGTAREVGTFAHRLPADMVVANDKHREICETAWKIPAGTIPPK
                     PGFHAVLQHRKLKDGDLNAYWVQCTNNMQAAPNINEEGYPGYRNPENFIAVSDPYPTVT
                     ALSADLILPTAMWVEKEGAYGNAERRTQFWRQQVKAPGEAKSDLWQLMEFSKRFTVEEV
                     WGEELLATMPEHRGKTMYDVLFANGTIDKFPLSETAEGFDNDESEHFGYYVQKGLFEEY
                     AEFGRGHAHDLAPFETYHQARGLRWPVVDGKETLYRFREGYDPYVPEGEDVKFYGHKDG
                     KAKIIFAPYEPAPEVPDEEFNLWLCTGRVLEHWHSGSMTRRVPELHRSYPAAVVYMHPD
                     DARERGLRRGQEIVLSTRRGEVNSRVETRGRNKVPRGLVFMPWFDEGQLTNKLTLDATC
                     PLSKETDFKKCACKVERA"
     gene            16382..17200
                     /gene="napG"
                     /locus_tag="A5_00274"
     CDS             16382..17200
                     /gene="napG"
                     /locus_tag="A5_00274"
                     /inference="ab initio prediction:Prodigal:002006"
                     /inference="similar to AA sequence:UniProtKB:P0AAL3"
                     /codon_start=1
                     /transl_table=11
                     /product="Ferredoxin-type protein NapG"
                     /db_xref="COG:COG1145"
                     /translation="MSRVGTPLSPQRRRFLQDSARAAGGCVAAGSLLAWLARDARALPA
                     EALRPPGALPEKDFLSACIRCGLCVRDCPYDTLKLAELGVDAVATGTPYFTARDVPCEM
                     CDDIPCVAACPTGALDPGLDNIDDAKMGVAVLVDQENCLNFHGLRCDVCYRVCPVIDEA
                     ITLETEHNARSGSHAIFIPTVHADHCTGCGVCEKSCVLPEAAIKVLPARLARGSSADHY
                     RKGWEEKEAKGAPVVEGIIDLPDRLPGPGTDNLVAPGRFEPSFKLPEVTQ"
     gene            17197..18108
                     /gene="napH"
                     /locus_tag="A5_00275"
     CDS             17197..18108
                     /gene="napH"
                     /locus_tag="A5_00275"
                     /inference="ab initio prediction:Prodigal:002006"
                     /inference="similar to AA sequence:UniProtKB:P33934"
                     /codon_start=1
                     /transl_table=11
                     /product="Ferredoxin-type protein NapH"
                     /db_xref="COG:COG0348"
                     /translation="MTVRTNMPLGHEAIAAKGWLSAHKYLLLRRASQVFFLVLFLLGPW
                     FGIWIVQGTLAGSLTLGVLPLTDPFVLLQSLIAGHWPELTAAIGAVIVLATYALVGGRV
                     YCSWVCPINPVTDSAHWLHRNLGLQKGWQPKRVTRLWIMATVLIVSGLTGAIAWELVNP
                     ITMLHRGLVFGMGFVWAMVAAIFLFDLLVSRHGWCGHVCPVGAFYGLIGTKAMLRVSAA
                     NRSACDDCMDCYAVCPENHVISPALKGKDTPLILSPDCTNCGRCIDICAEDVFKFTHRF
                     DALTVAPPEPTAAPQPRASRPF"
     gene            18121..18555
                     /gene="napB"
                     /locus_tag="A5_00276"
     CDS             18121..18555
                     /gene="napB"
                     /locus_tag="A5_00276"
                     /inference="ab initio prediction:Prodigal:002006"
                     /inference="similar to AA sequence:UniProtKB:P0ABL3"
                     /codon_start=1
                     /transl_table=11
                     /product="Periplasmic nitrate reductase, electron transfer
                     subunit"
                     /db_xref="COG:COG3043"
                     /translation="MKKSILVGLALIPPLLLGGLALAQSAGVNSLRGVEVDEPAIVDQV
                     HRTVEGRMQRNYRQQPPLIPHSIEQYQIDLRTNQCLSCHDWTKAGERNAPTLSMTHYLD
                     REGRELDQIAGTRYFCNQCHVPQADALPLVDNTFEPSSGN"
     gene            18582..19286
                     /gene="napC"
                     /locus_tag="A5_00277"
     CDS             18582..19286
                     /gene="napC"
                     /locus_tag="A5_00277"
                     /inference="ab initio prediction:Prodigal:002006"
                     /inference="similar to AA sequence:UniProtKB:P0ABL5"
                     /codon_start=1
                     /transl_table=11
                     /product="Cytochrome c-type protein NapC"
                     /db_xref="COG:COG3005"
                     /translation="MSDSQEKQGLIRRLWTWFWSPIAVLSVGFTLLAGFLAGILFWGGF
                     HWALELTNTEEFCVSCHTMETNLGEYRETVHYNNDSGVRAICSDCHVPDEWNHKIKAKI
                     MAVKDVYHELAGTISTPEKYEDHRLAMASAVWKKMKESDSRECRNCHNFDYMDFTLQET
                     RAASEHQRALDTGMTCIDCHQGIAHSLPPNYLETYEKIAKEVDGEVLQEHAAASGDDIR
                     AFLNKSSEQGGD"
     gene            19288..19545
                     /locus_tag="A5_00278"
     CDS             19288..19545
                     /locus_tag="A5_00278"
                     /inference="ab initio prediction:Prodigal:002006"
                     /codon_start=1
                     /transl_table=11
                     /product="hypothetical protein"
                     /translation="MLEILGTIGGNVLGLPGILGLALGMMTRQYWLGALMGGLVGLIAP
                     LLFAGWQISHVGTIALLIAIIVGLCAGSLGTAIRRKGATV"
     gene            complement(19579..20370)
                     /locus_tag="A5_00279"
     CDS             complement(19579..20370)
                     /locus_tag="A5_00279"
                     /inference="ab initio prediction:Prodigal:002006"
                     /codon_start=1
                     /transl_table=11
                     /product="hypothetical protein"
                     /translation="MVHNCRLWHSVEQGWTDRAHAPAGNNGGILLSHEAQKAIARQSLL
                     LRSLPEQHVETLLSHAIWRQYDRGETIFLQEEKAQAIHVVLEGWVKLFRMTPTGAEAVV
                     SVFKRGDSFGEAVALRNVPYPVSAEAVSACDVMHIPSPILISLMREDPEIGISILAATF
                     THLHSLVAQLEQLKAQTGAQRVAEFLLNLCDSDKGGCEVLLPYDKMLIAGRLGMKPESL
                     SRAFSRLKAVGVKINRNHAEISDIALLRDYAESDPAENWGR"
     gene            20466..21689
                     /gene="hemA_1"
                     /locus_tag="A5_00280"
     CDS             20466..21689
                     /gene="hemA_1"
                     /locus_tag="A5_00280"
                     /EC_number="2.3.1.37"
                     /inference="ab initio prediction:Prodigal:002006"
                     /inference="similar to AA sequence:UniProtKB:P18079"
                     /codon_start=1
                     /transl_table=11
                     /product="5-aminolevulinate synthase"
                     /db_xref="COG:COG0156"
                     /translation="MDYERYFSQSLSDLRDEGNYRVFIDLQRRCGSFPNARQTDGSVQR
                     NVRIWCSNDYLGMGQHPSVIDAMHDALDRCGAGAGGTRNISGTTHDHVLLEAELADLHG
                     KEAALLFTSGYVSNWAALGTLAAKIPGLIVFSDALNHASMIEGIRHSRAQKVIWKHNDL
                     DDLETKLAAADPDAPKMIAFESVYSMDGDIAPIKEICDLADKYGAMTYLDEVHAVGLYG
                     PRGGGIAERAGLMDRLTVIEGTLGKAFGVVGGYIAASAALCDFVRSFASGFIFTTALPP
                     SIAAGAAASIRHLKQSNAERDLQKARVAKVRARLDAEGIPHIPNPSHIIPVMVGDPVKC
                     KFISDTLLEEFGIYIQPINYPTVPKGTERLRITPSPVHTDEDIDHLVGALSALWQRCQI
                     ARMPMAAQ"
     gene            complement(21749..22036)
                     /locus_tag="A5_00281"
     CDS             complement(21749..22036)
                     /locus_tag="A5_00281"
                     /inference="ab initio prediction:Prodigal:002006"
                     /codon_start=1
                     /transl_table=11
                     /product="hypothetical protein"
                     /translation="MPAASSFPKYSRRRLPNTLTRAWLSLLALSVASALLTVLPIPPAV
                     LAGCILVLALAKCRVILACYLDLANSPAWLRGFTMVLTGFVIIIFALYLI"
     gene            complement(22042..22590)
                     /gene="ctaE_1"
                     /locus_tag="A5_00282"
     CDS             complement(22042..22590)
                     /gene="ctaE_1"
                     /locus_tag="A5_00282"
                     /EC_number="1.9.3.1"
                     /inference="ab initio prediction:Prodigal:002006"
                     /inference="similar to AA sequence:UniProtKB:Q9AEL8"
                     /codon_start=1
                     /transl_table=11
                     /product="Cytochrome c oxidase subunit 3"
                     /db_xref="COG:COG1845"
                     /translation="MSDASLIDELPGELLMWVLIISELLVFGAGLIAFMGVRLTDPTGF
                     AEAQSHLYRTGAALNTVVLVTSGYLAAQALKWRKIARRGVARMALITAAALGVVFLIIK
                     GAEYAGKAAQGITYETHPFFLFYYLLTGFHAAHVLAGVGILLLVAWRDDPRNIEAGAQF
                     WHMVDLVWILLFPVIYLLG"
     gene            complement(22587..24509)
                     /locus_tag="A5_00283"
     CDS             complement(22587..24509)
                     /locus_tag="A5_00283"
                     /inference="ab initio prediction:Prodigal:002006"
                     /codon_start=1
                     /transl_table=11
                     /product="hypothetical protein"
                     /translation="MVRIDFEPWEPEETIGKLWHTLASRLDAPEVHDGAAVDLSEVAGR
                     LAVLFRGLGGSPGVELRPVSPEISRHRLGWRRRLATEAELMPRASFDGEVLRLPDRLAV
                     FPAREANGALYVWLAAAAAHAGTRIDEDDPLRADLHALVAARQMVEAALHNAPGLRPLY
                     AELCKGVLYQRDISGLPPVEAAVEELVRHMLGDPAPLSPKAEHLLALDDDLTAPRGYQH
                     FRPVPLWPELRPVGFSEHNKVENPETEGPPEESGEKTHRARRRKSDQANRSDSFILHKF
                     EAILSWAEFLNINRRIDDDDPDNAKKAADDQEEIGLGQISKAPPTKLKLHLDLAPEDVN
                     RERLSGRVLYPEWDVRIGQYLPDHVNVLTSDAEIREDAAEFGKDPATARRIRAVKRQFE
                     ALRPGRVMTRGHLDGDQLDIEAAVRAQVDRCANGEGTERIWMQSRPEARDLAVSILLDV
                     SRSTESAVTGRAVIDIEREALAALAWGLNACGDDFAIHAFSSLKRQRVYVQRCKRFDEP
                     MGGLVEQRIASLRPGHYTRLGAAIRHCSADLACQSRKRRLLLIITDGKPNDLDHYEGRH
                     GIEDTCMAVREARRAGQSVFGVTIDKTGKSWFPRMFGQGGFAVIPDPHRLIMALPQIYR
                     QLVGA"
     gene            complement(24519..25328)
                     /gene="nirQ"
                     /locus_tag="A5_00284"
     CDS             complement(24519..25328)
                     /gene="nirQ"
                     /locus_tag="A5_00284"
                     /inference="ab initio prediction:Prodigal:002006"
                     /inference="similar to AA sequence:UniProtKB:Q02441"
                     /codon_start=1
                     /transl_table=11
                     /product="Denitrification regulatory protein NirQ"
                     /db_xref="COG:COG0714"
                     /translation="MDGSMKLNEGAANAPFYLAQSDECDVFTAAYNNDLPVLLKGPTGC
                     GKTRFVAHMAAKLGRPLYTVACHDDLAAADLIGRYLLKGGETVWVDGPLTRAVREGAIC
                     YLDEVVEARKDVTVVLHPLTDDRRILPIDRTGEELEAAPGFMLVASYNPGYQNILKTLK
                     PSTRQRFISLEFDFPSPEMEAEVVAQESGLPLERCKPLVRLAGKLRGLKGQDLEEGVST
                     RLVVYAATLIAQGMSTDRAILAAMIEPLTDDEDIKRGLLDLVTAVFG"
     gene            complement(25334..26701)
                     /gene="norB"
                     /locus_tag="A5_00285"
     CDS             complement(25334..26701)
                     /gene="norB"
                     /locus_tag="A5_00285"
                     /EC_number="1.7.2.5"
                     /inference="ab initio prediction:Prodigal:002006"
                     /inference="similar to AA sequence:UniProtKB:P98008"
                     /codon_start=1
                     /transl_table=11
                     /product="Nitric oxide reductase subunit B"
                     /translation="MKYESQKIAYAYFAVAMALFAVQVIGGLLAGFIYVFPNFLSELLP
                     FNIVRMLHTNSLIVWLLLGFFGAAYFLIPEETEREIHSTKLAYLQLIILVVGTLGVVVT
                     YVFNLFEGNWLLGKEGREFLEQPKWVKAGIVVAALMFLYNVSLTVLKGKKTAISSILVL
                     GLWGLALLFLFAFYNPGNLSLDKQYWWYVVHLWVEGVWELIMASILAYLMLKLTGVDRE
                     VVEKWLYVIVAAALFSGILGTGHHYYWIGTPGYWQWIGSIFSSLEVIPFFAMMAFAFVM
                     VWKGRRDHPNKAALLWSLGCATLAFFGAGVWGFLHTLHGVNYYTHGTQITAAHGHLAFY
                     GAYVCLNLAIFSYAMPILKNRDPYNQVLNMGSFWLMTSGMVFMTFVLTFGGTVQTHMQR
                     VVGDYFMDVQDQIAIFYWMRLGSGVVVVLGALLFIYSIWVPRKEVIEPGASETPAE"
     gene            complement(26718..27167)
                     /gene="norC"
                     /locus_tag="A5_00286"
     CDS             complement(26718..27167)
                     /gene="norC"
                     /locus_tag="A5_00286"
                     /inference="ab initio prediction:Prodigal:002006"
                     /inference="similar to AA sequence:UniProtKB:Q52527"
                     /codon_start=1
                     /transl_table=11
                     /product="Nitric oxide reductase subunit C"
                     /db_xref="COG:COG2010"
                     /translation="MREVMTKSMARNIFYGGSLFFILIFLALSAHSHWYIVNSENSAKL
                     DDSVVRGKHVWEKHACINCHTILGEGAYYAPEVGNVMTRWGVLDDPESAFEALKGWMEA
                     QPTGIPGRRQMPNFNLSDEEIRDLTNFLIWTDNIDAQGWPPNEAG"
     gene            27440..28552
                     /locus_tag="A5_00287"
     CDS             27440..28552
                     /locus_tag="A5_00287"
                     /inference="ab initio prediction:Prodigal:002006"
                     /codon_start=1
                     /transl_table=11
                     /product="hypothetical protein"
                     /translation="MANYSYIGYAPGVITVNTIGPDTITLDASYDPATDRRVFNVEDEA
                     GGFIRNGFGPPVPDTGDVFNGDRFNNENGDDDTQIGMVTNLDGSTTFLSGDIYLEESYI
                     LTNPGGGTITVYLVEVEGTNAGYITSEPLDPGVTYSMSVVNVTPSNAPDTTDPGSIVDV
                     PCFSAGTLIATPDGDVAIETLSAGDKVVTLDHGPQPIRWIGARALDRSEFALNPKLRPI
                     RITAGSLGSNLPRRDLLVSPQHRMLIRSSIAVRMFDSEEVLVPAHKLVGIHGITVDETA
                     QGVVYFHILFDRHEIVLAEGAPSESLFTGKQALKGIQPEALAEIVALFPELALPDHQPI
                     AARQIPKRGRQIHTLLQRHIKNDRALLRPS"
     gene            complement(28568..29758)
                     /locus_tag="A5_00288"
     CDS             complement(28568..29758)
                     /locus_tag="A5_00288"
                     /inference="ab initio prediction:Prodigal:002006"
                     /codon_start=1
                     /transl_table=11
                     /product="hypothetical protein"
                     /translation="MSAVIARVLGEGFRIFFLSAGLFGLFAGGAWGFWLMTQTGLVGYE
                     DPTYSMSPPMWHAHEMIFGYATAALGGFFLTAVPNWTGTPEARARFIMLAAGLWLAGRV
                     AMWFSGALPPVLVAVFDLVFVPILAAKIATQLIRRPKPQNMVFLLLLSAIWIANLLTHL
                     EWIGVTSDTLDIGLRAGLLTLCSLIAILGGRITPAFTRNAMKRAGEPESNWPISVGAFD
                     KAAMGLALSLPLSVLVFGIGPVSGAIALMLGVAQILRMARWRARWALRQPILIALHLGL
                     GMLALGLILWGLAVLGFGSEIGALHILGIGCVGGMTLAVMSRAALGHSGRALVASPPMA
                     IAYGLMAAAAVLRWVGSAFDQGYLVAMLASDGLWICAIVLYLVAMWPALTGPRLAA"
     gene            30001..31677
                     /gene="nirS_1"
                     /locus_tag="A5_00289"
     CDS             30001..31677
                     /gene="nirS_1"
                     /locus_tag="A5_00289"
                     /EC_number="1.7.2.1"
                     /inference="ab initio prediction:Prodigal:002006"
                     /inference="similar to AA sequence:UniProtKB:P24040"
                     /codon_start=1
                     /transl_table=11
                     /product="Nitrite reductase"
                     /translation="MSLGISYNRTGRALGVGLAMLLGSVAAPVFAEEPTLSKEAFESSK
                     QLYFERCAGCHGVLRKGATGKSLEPLVETKNDDGTVTESGTLKLGQERLEKIIAWGTEG
                     GMNNFSDVMSEEEIRDMATYIQMEPPQPPEMSLEQMMATRKVYVEPEDYPTEPLHGRNW
                     ENFFVVIERDVGKVAVIDGDTKEVLAHIPTGYAVHVLKASEHHKLEEPENPGRFWYTMG
                     RDGKMTKIDLWQNPENMLVAEVTIGYDARDVAVSGDGKYVIGGAYWPPHFAIVDAETME
                     PKKVVSTRGYNVDGDYVEEARVAAIYTTPNEPTWIVAVKELGQLWQVDYSDLDNLRIDK
                     IDSAKFLHDGFFDPTGRYFQIAANASNKMVVVDTETHKLEAMIDTAPLPHPGPGANWDD
                     PNCGPVAGTTHLGEGTVTVWGNDPEGRPDDAWKVCYEVETDGPGLFIRTHPNSDYIWAD
                     QTKHPEPEIQQSVQVIDKATGEIVKTIQITEEEGNVAVHFEFNQDGSEVWVSKWNRSTS
                     KEPNGEIVIFDAKTLEEIGRVKGLFAPTGKFNVYNRSNHVT"
     gene            31803..33587
                     /locus_tag="A5_00290"
     CDS             31803..33587
                     /locus_tag="A5_00290"
                     /inference="ab initio prediction:Prodigal:002006"
                     /codon_start=1
                     /transl_table=11
                     /product="hypothetical protein"
                     /translation="MTSEPEKKKPIWRRYFLWGMPVAGIAAAFAAGIIFWGGFNTAMEA
                     TNTKEFCVSCHEMRDFVYEEYTGTIHDVNRSGVGAVCSDCHVPKDWTHKIIRKIKASKE
                     LYGKVVGTINTREKFEAKRVHLAMNEWERMKSTDSRECRNCHDFESMMPEFQKPRARQQ
                     HLNAMTVGQTCIDCHKGIAHSDARDRADEEYLEELEAPNPAFIREIPAEYLASLERIEA
                     KEAADAEAEKAARVAQQEAVQAQIAAAVDAAVAEERAKASGEEAAAPAGGGSDVGTNID
                     WAAVPGSDMKLFYPGQASFEWVQNGRSHGGARPLTKGGDKCTTCHAAELDAIGNKIVAG
                     GDLEPTPIPGKRGVIDATVQAAHDDETLYIRLQWPDAGHNPAPFVDGGKMDPDNQIKVA
                     MMITGTGIELGDQVGCWASCHADNSYMPFDPGADAIAANGDVSGRLSTQDTVTKYISES
                     RTEVEIKGRRGKALGGWDKLQAADQIEQYLADGTYLDLMRVYADGSATNGYLLEQRVVN
                     DGEIAASASLDAGMWTVVFTRPLNSGAAGDVPLEAGQTYTVGFAIHDDFAAARFHHVTL
                     DTSLALDDDNAFINVVKQ"
     gene            33642..34043
                     /locus_tag="A5_00291"
     CDS             33642..34043
                     /locus_tag="A5_00291"
                     /inference="ab initio prediction:Prodigal:002006"
                     /codon_start=1
                     /transl_table=11
                     /product="hypothetical protein"
                     /translation="MKPQHLLPALLLLAAPAWAEDTAALCAEAEERYVELFGQPSSAVE
                     DADVVLMYKYTFCPAELTVKPGTTVRWVNVDKRTSHSVLLKDGSEPESDRLFPEETVDL
                     TFLIPGPQDYLCGPHWETQNMIGMITVEP"
     gene            34233..34994
                     /gene="sumT_1"
                     /locus_tag="A5_00292"
     CDS             34233..34994
                     /gene="sumT_1"
                     /locus_tag="A5_00292"
                     /EC_number="2.1.1.107"
                     /inference="ab initio prediction:Prodigal:002006"
                     /inference="similar to AA sequence:UniProtKB:O34744"
                     /codon_start=1
                     /transl_table=11
                     /product="Uroporphyrinogen-III C-methyltransferase"
                     /db_xref="COG:COG0007"
                     /translation="MSGKVFLIGAGPGDPELMTLRALRMLQEADVVVYDRLVSADILNL
                     HSDGARLIPVGKAPKCHTVPQDRINEILVEEASAGHTVARLKGGDPMIFGRGSEEAAHL
                     MANGIPVEYAPGITAAQGASCSTGVPLTHRGLATSVQYVTGHRQADKVLDLDWKRLADP
                     DSTLVVYMGVANIGQIAMGLMTENLPGSTPVLAVGKATTPDERRMVSRLDRLAADVRKA
                     GLKAPTLFIIGKVVSLYAERPVADLLEQAHG"
     gene            34987..35358
                     /locus_tag="A5_00293"
     CDS             34987..35358
                     /locus_tag="A5_00293"
                     /inference="ab initio prediction:Prodigal:002006"
                     /codon_start=1
                     /transl_table=11
                     /product="hypothetical protein"
                     /translation="MAKFGSGRPAQQPAVRGRKGWAARAVLTSAVLVATTAFAADTLDP
                     NALKRLVHQDCGSCHGLSLKGGLGPDLRSKTLEHYDAEVLTGVILDGIPDTAMPPWRPL
                     ISEEEAEWIARYLLAQEAQ"
     gene            35355..36500
                     /locus_tag="A5_00294"
     CDS             35355..36500
                     /locus_tag="A5_00294"
                     /inference="ab initio prediction:Prodigal:002006"
                     /codon_start=1
                     /transl_table=11
                     /product="hypothetical protein"
                     /translation="MKQLILTLAATLMMTTAQAEPTATGDLGLVIERAKGSVLLVDQSD
                     RAALARIEGLGDLSHASLVYSPDERFAYVFGRDGGLTKVDIVTRQIVNRVVQAGNAIGG
                     AISDDGELVAVSNYEPGGVRVFDADTLEMVADIPTDSKTIGLVDAPGRRFVFTMWDTGE
                     TWIADFSNGAPAITKIPDMGKNPYDALITANGRTYITGLFGEDGLTALDLWAETPEPIR
                     VLPNYGRGQEEMPVYKMPHLEGWALTGREFVLPAVGHHEVLWIDADTLTETGRTQTHGQ
                     PVFAMARPDGRQVWVNFAHPLNDTIQVIDSVTKEIIHEFKPGPAVLHMEFTPRGHEVWI
                     SVRDANKVMVYDTQTFEKLREIDADSPSGIFFTARAHRMGL"
     gene            36502..37491
                     /locus_tag="A5_00295"
     CDS             36502..37491
                     /locus_tag="A5_00295"
                     /inference="ab initio prediction:Prodigal:002006"
                     /codon_start=1
                     /transl_table=11
                     /product="hypothetical protein"
                     /translation="MQHITDPIDRRLLDEFQRDFPITERPFQVLASLLGLDEAEVIDRL
                     TRMQATGRITRVGATIAPGAVSASTLAAVAAPEHRLEEIAALIDAEPGVNHNYQREDDW
                     NLWFVATGPDRTHVDDTLARISQRSGLRVLDLRLVRPFNVDLGFRMSGKTRNVPGLRKV
                     DRSAMQPGDRELLQALSSGLTLTEIPYAALAQTLGRDDSDVMGRIEALQTAGIISRLGV
                     IVRHRALGWSANAMVVWDMPPEQVDTAGPALAAYPGVTLCYERNPVKDVWPYRLYSMIH
                     ARSRPEAMEVLAAAAALPELAGARNKVLFSTRCFKQTGALIQPKEAAA"
     gene            37488..37937
                     /locus_tag="A5_00296"
     CDS             37488..37937
                     /locus_tag="A5_00296"
                     /inference="ab initio prediction:Prodigal:002006"
                     /codon_start=1
                     /transl_table=11
                     /product="hypothetical protein"
                     /translation="MTMDATDRVILNRMQDDLPLTAYPFASVAQELGIPEDELLTRLAR
                     MKEQRIITRFGPFFDAAAMGGAFCLCAMAVPEDEFETVLTKVNAHAEVAHNYERTHRLN
                     MWFVLATETPEGIEAAADAIERETGIEVLRFPKLQEFFIGFRVAA"
     gene            37934..38416
                     /locus_tag="A5_00297"
     CDS             37934..38416
                     /locus_tag="A5_00297"
                     /inference="ab initio prediction:Prodigal:002006"
                     /codon_start=1
                     /transl_table=11
                     /product="hypothetical protein"
                     /translation="MIDVQDREIIEALQSGLPLVPAPYAAVAETLGLDEDALLYRLAEL
                     KSHGVIRRIAAAPNHYKLGMTANGMTVWDVDGSQVAELGARIGALPFVTHCYERPRALP
                     DWPYNLFAMVHGSDRDEVEKKRAEIFAILGDACRAKDILYSTRILKKTGLRLKKKG"
     gene            38420..39634
                     /gene="pqqE"
                     /locus_tag="A5_00298"
     CDS             38420..39634
                     /gene="pqqE"
                     /locus_tag="A5_00298"
                     /EC_number="1.21.98.4"
                     /inference="ab initio prediction:Prodigal:002006"
                     /inference="protein motif:HAMAP:MF_00660"
                     /codon_start=1
                     /transl_table=11
                     /product="PqqA peptide cyclase"
                     /translation="MFRLTEYMQQLVKPTPVRRRRPGPVKPVVIWNLTRRCNLKCRHCY
                     TVSADVAFPGELSHEQAMVTLEDLGQFRVPALILSGGEPLDRFDFFDIAKRARDLVPML
                     ALSTNGTRIYDETADMIADVGFNYVGISLDGIGATNDWFRGVEGAFADALRGVRECKKR
                     GIKVGLRFCLTEGTQHHLPDLLQLCDDEGVDKFYLSHLVYAGRGDKNRGEDAEHLRTRK
                     GLDLLLERAWEAVSGGRPLDIVTGNNDADAGYFLNWVRLHFDHDKAANVREHLAAWGGN
                     SSGLGVANIDNLGRVHPDTYWSDYTVGNVKTKSFSELWTSDDPMLAMLRTRPRPLKGRC
                     GACQLKDVCGGNTRIRALQLTGDPWAEDPACYLSNEEIGVQGAGERLQVTPFRGKSHDP
                     AHQFF"
     gene            39609..41162
                     /gene="nirS_2"
                     /locus_tag="A5_00299"
     CDS             39609..41162
                     /gene="nirS_2"
                     /locus_tag="A5_00299"
                     /EC_number="1.7.2.1"
                     /inference="ab initio prediction:Prodigal:002006"
                     /inference="similar to AA sequence:UniProtKB:P24474"
                     /codon_start=1
                     /transl_table=11
                     /product="Nitrite reductase"
                     /db_xref="COG:COG2010"
                     /translation="MIRRINSFDTLKIGTFCSLLLTGAAWADAPSDYAEFCASCHGENR
                     LGGVGPALIPETLKRMRGPRVAAVIAEGRTATQMPAFSHELDALQIEELAGWLKSPLET
                     DPEWGEADIMASRTLDNEYVSVDAPVWYSDPMNITLVVETGDHHVSVLDGDTFEVLDRF
                     ETPFAVHGGPKFSPDGRYVFIMSRDGWVQKYDIWALKQVGRVRAGLNSRNIAMSGDGKW
                     VAVANYLPNSLTLLSTEDLSVAKVIEVKSKKGVPSRVSAVYQAPPRESFVLALKDVPEI
                     WEVFYGANPPQSGIGHDFRIEGQFKNPDPFPVRKITTPDYLDDFFFDQSYEYVMGASRD
                     GKGGQVIDLVIGHKIADLDLPGMPHLGSGITWQQGDTTVMATPHLTDGTVSVIDMGTWE
                     TVKRIKTEGPGFFMRSHENSPYVWADVFFGPNKDAMHVIDKQSLEIVKTLRPAPGKTVA
                     HVEFTKDGSHALVSIWEDDGAVIVYDAQTLEEVRRLPMRKPSGKYNVWNKITFSEGTSH
                     "
     gene            41119..41382
                     /locus_tag="A5_00300"
     CDS             41119..41382
                     /locus_tag="A5_00300"
                     /inference="ab initio prediction:Prodigal:002006"
                     /codon_start=1
                     /transl_table=11
                     /product="hypothetical protein"
                     /translation="MSGTKSPSRKAPATEGKWPVWKLAILLYPATALTVAINLFLAGLI
                     LHSAGFGAIEPVPAILWSIPLGVPASWLAGRWVRGLMDEADD"
     gene            41485..41949
                     /locus_tag="A5_00301"
     CDS             41485..41949
                     /locus_tag="A5_00301"
                     /inference="ab initio prediction:Prodigal:002006"
                     /codon_start=1
                     /transl_table=11
                     /product="hypothetical protein"
                     /translation="MPALIPLHNLPVRATRAACGLAGIFLLLLQAFGPALASPGESVWM
                     EICSEGGAVWVEVDLEEDTEDPTAYCPKCADCALCAVTSAAPAPELVQIPQIGNFRVVQ
                     LQNSKSSMLYKSHKLWPETRGPPRPTQETAERALRASMASTLSIGDAPWP"
     gene            41940..44117
                     /locus_tag="A5_00302"
     CDS             41940..44117
                     /locus_tag="A5_00302"
                     /inference="ab initio prediction:Prodigal:002006"
                     /codon_start=1
                     /transl_table=11
                     /product="hypothetical protein"
                     /translation="MAVSRAIHIMLALALSCLMAISAHADSLASFLPEIEPADLAPGAD
                     AIGPVRDDVPVAPVLKAGETVAWAFLTSDFVGTTGYSGKPIHVVAAIDDQAVLTGVQLV
                     KHSEPIVLIGIPNARMVELTEGYAGLDLKVEAETGGEGHDLDIISGATVTIMVIDDSLV
                     RGGIKVARALGLGGLSPLQADGPKREVDLAQDAVYDWNTLSGNGSVRRLTLDIGQVNAA
                     FEATGDQRAIKRPEPGEPDDTYIDMHMALVSVPSIGKSLLGEAEYQNMVDWLDEGEQAI
                     LVLGRGAYSFKGSGYVRGGIFDRIQLIQGDNSVRFFDKQQRRLGKVAAPDAPSFTELDI
                     FKIPAEAEFDPAEPFRLQLLAQRAVGAVEKTFLTFDLGYKLPEQYLLPVAAPVVVDDAT
                     GEAAAKAALWKRIWKDRTVEIGVLGVMLLVLTATFFFQFHATMNARVFYWFRIGYLTMT
                     LFFIGWYANAQLSVVNLMALAGSLRTGFSWDAFLLDPLVFIQWFAVAAALLFWGRGAYC
                     GWLCPFGALQELTNKIARAFKVPQWTLPWGLNERLWPAKYMIFLVLFGISFVSIPLAET
                     YAEVEPFKTAIILKFMRDWPFVVFALTLLGIGLFIERFYCRYLCPLGGALAIPARIRMF
                     DWLRRYKDCGTPCQTCANECPVQAIHPTGEINPNECVTCLHCQVLYQSEDKCPVVIRQL
                     KRRAKTGSVQPKTPLGQPPANHPNAKPQTVS"
     gene            44133..46040
                     /gene="nosZ"
                     /locus_tag="A5_00303"
     CDS             44133..46040
                     /gene="nosZ"
                     /locus_tag="A5_00303"
                     /EC_number="1.7.2.4"
                     /inference="ab initio prediction:Prodigal:002006"
                     /inference="similar to AA sequence:UniProtKB:P94127"
                     /codon_start=1
                     /transl_table=11
                     /product="Nitrous-oxide reductase"
                     /translation="MSEHDKKLNVTRRGLLGASATGAVLAGTGLGSTLMTAKEASAAAN
                     AALEPGELDEYYGFWSSGQTGEVRILGVPSMRELMRIPVFNRCSATGWGQTNESLKILT
                     EGLLPETKQYLAANGKVTYDNGDLHHPHMSFTDGTYDGRYLFMNDKANTRVARIRCDVM
                     KCDKIIEIPNAHDIHGLRPQKYPRTGYIFANGEHEAPLVNDGEILDDPSQYVNIFTAID
                     GDTMEIAWQVMVSGNLDNTDCDYQGKYAFSTSYNSEMGMNLAEMTENELDHVVVFNLKG
                     IEDAIAAGNYQELNGVKVVDGRKEAGGNLTRYIPIPNSPHGVNAAPDKKHIMINGKLSP
                     TVSVIDVEKVDALFADNADPRSAIVAEPQLGLGPLHTAFDGKGNAYTTLFLDSQVVKWD
                     IAKAIEAYGGADVDPILDKVDVHYQPGHNSTSMGETAEADGKWLISMNKFSKDRFLNVG
                     PLKPENEQLIDISGDKMKVVHDGPTFAEPHDSILVHRSKVNPVNVWDRNDPMWEEARQQ
                     AAADGVDLEEGAEEPIRDGNKVRVYMTSTAPVFSLEKFTVKQGDEVTLYITNLDDVDDV
                     THGLCLSNFGIAMEVAPQATASVTFIADRPGVHWFYCQWFCHALHMEMRGRMFVEPRSA
                     "
     gene            46043..47299
                     /gene="nosD"
                     /locus_tag="A5_00304"
     CDS             46043..47299
                     /gene="nosD"
                     /locus_tag="A5_00304"
                     /inference="ab initio prediction:Prodigal:002006"
                     /inference="similar to AA sequence:UniProtKB:P19843"
                     /codon_start=1
                     /transl_table=11
                     /product="putative ABC transporter binding protein NosD"
                     /translation="MRWSLLIPLLLGSPLWAADWDVPNRAGAINEILAQAADGDTLRLS
                     PGVYTETLVLDRPVTIDGLGQATIDGQGEGSVITVTGPGVTVRGLTVIGSGSDHDGIDS
                     GIQLTKTAHAPVVEDNVLLGNLYGIDIHGAKDSIVRRNRIEGRQDQRMNERGNGVYVWN
                     APGAVVEDNDIRYGRDGIFVNSSKKNTFTGNLFSDLRFAVHYMYADNSVVSDNVSIGND
                     LGYAVMFTTNVTVANNVSIGDREHGVMLNYANKSTITGNVVKGAKEKCTFLYNSNKNEF
                     TDNWFEGCGIGIHFTAGSERNRIVGNSFIGNRTQVKYVSTKWVEWSEDGRGNYWSDFAA
                     YDVDGNGIADAPYRPNDSMDHVLWTQPSAKLLLGSPAVQLVRWSQSAFPALLPGGVMDS
                     NPLMQAPELPAMKKVPHDG"
     gene            47289..48182
                     /gene="nosF"
                     /locus_tag="A5_00305"
     CDS             47289..48182
                     /gene="nosF"
                     /locus_tag="A5_00305"
                     /inference="ab initio prediction:Prodigal:002006"
                     /inference="similar to AA sequence:UniProtKB:P19844"
                     /codon_start=1
                     /transl_table=11
                     /product="putative ABC transporter ATP-binding protein
                     NosF"
                     /db_xref="COG:COG1131"
                     /translation="MTDKALSIDHVLKDRGKNRVLDDITLSLAPGQRVALLGHNGAGKS
                     TLIKSILGLTPIHGGAIRIGDATPGSAQARRETAYLPEAVSFHPALTGREQLTLFAQLS
                     GAKADVLGLLERVGLSDALDRRIGTYSKGMRQRLGLAQVLLGQPKVALLDEPTSGLDPI
                     SRQDLYAIIDELAAQGTAVLIASHALTEVEARTDRIAIMRKGRMVADDTLNNLSALAGL
                     PIRLKVRASANPDVLAAELGGNRINGASVELLCAPEDKMEALRRIAGLGDAVADVEMTP
                     PKLEDLYRHYAQEDLQ"
     gene            48179..49000
                     /gene="nosY"
                     /locus_tag="A5_00306"
     CDS             48179..49000
                     /gene="nosY"
                     /locus_tag="A5_00306"
                     /inference="ab initio prediction:Prodigal:002006"
                     /inference="similar to AA sequence:UniProtKB:P19845"
                     /codon_start=1
                     /transl_table=11
                     /product="putative ABC transporter permease protein NosY"
                     /db_xref="COG:COG1277"
                     /translation="MTRFLAITRTEMLILRRNRWLLVATLIMVLFALALTFAGSAPTGT
                     LGVDMLTVSVASMTTLSVYLAPLLALMIAFDAIAGDVDRGSLSLLLSYPAGRGEILLGK
                     FTAHLAALAFAMTIGFGTAGAVAAFFGGAGPESLMALVRLILTSILLGAVFLALGYLLS
                     ALAKGATAAAGLSAGLWLVFVVLYDLGLLGAVVMDKGGTFTQSVFPWVMVANPADAFRL
                     WNIAATEGVAIASGMTGAAQALPVWAAPASLLIWPVLGFALARLAFRRVEP"
     gene            48997..49512
                     /gene="nosL"
                     /locus_tag="A5_00307"
     CDS             48997..49512
                     /gene="nosL"
                     /locus_tag="A5_00307"
                     /inference="ab initio prediction:Prodigal:002006"
                     /inference="similar to AA sequence:UniProtKB:O68481"
                     /codon_start=1
                     /transl_table=11
                     /product="Copper-binding lipoprotein NosL"
                     /translation="MRYLALIALVALTACKEEVAEAPDPVDLTPDALSYFCQMNIAEHG
                     GPKGQIHLEGYPAPLFFAQVRDMLAYLKSPERDAKITAVYVSDMSVAPSWRQPGISNWI
                     AADGATFVVGADVAGGMGAREVVPFGDPAAAEAFIAEYGGAALPLSDIPDAEVLGPVDL
                     DLALETPA"
     gene            49509..50405
                     /locus_tag="A5_00308"
     CDS             49509..50405
                     /locus_tag="A5_00308"
                     /inference="ab initio prediction:Prodigal:002006"
                     /codon_start=1
                     /transl_table=11
                     /product="hypothetical protein"
                     /translation="MTLLTRRRFLAISAACAAVPAAAGNVAQWRGIALGAPASLRLEGS
                     TDAQAAPIFAAVEAELNRLEDIFSLYRTHSQISQLNRIGHLVTPAPELLEVLSLCSTLH
                     DASRGVFDPTIQPLWLALASGAAGSQVERARQTIGWDKVHVSAGEIRLPHPGRSAITLN
                     GIAQGAITDRIAALMRSFDLRDVLVDMGEVAALGQRSNGEPWRVGLAKPDGAVAKRITL
                     QDRAVATSAPEGTMLQGDQGHILNPKGLGAPYQAVSISASQAALADGLSTALCLTPRAK
                     AKALISRFPGARIEMSI"
     gene            50590..51759
                     /gene="intA_1"
                     /locus_tag="A5_00309"
     CDS             50590..51759
                     /gene="intA_1"
                     /locus_tag="A5_00309"
                     /inference="ab initio prediction:Prodigal:002006"
                     /inference="similar to AA sequence:UniProtKB:P32053"
                     /codon_start=1
                     /transl_table=11
                     /product="Prophage integrase IntA"
                     /db_xref="COG:COG0582"
                     /translation="MSRPLNKLSASTLKSAPPGKYSDGGGLWFHRREDGGAQWFLRVTV
                     HGRRREMGLGSFPEVSLKEVRQEAENWRAVARKGTDPIKERERLKREEASKLHLLKDVA
                     LDAFESRKAELKGDGKAGRWFSPLELHVLPKLGKVPVVELDQKDIRDTLAPIWHDKADT
                     ARKAMNRLSIVMRHAAALGLDVDLQATDKAKALLGKQRHKAKNIPAMPWKDVPAFYQSL
                     DGGTTTELALRLLILTAVRSYPLRNLHLDQIDGDVWTIPAASMKGRRDATQDFRVPLSA
                     EALAVIEQAKPMARDGILFPGVRRGVISDMTMGSYMKRSELVERPHGFRSSFRDWVAET
                     QNVPFEVAETCLGHVVGGSVERSYKRTDFLEQRRALMKRWSLLLTGFSG"
     gene            51769..52482
                     /locus_tag="A5_00310"
     CDS             51769..52482
                     /locus_tag="A5_00310"
                     /inference="ab initio prediction:Prodigal:002006"
                     /codon_start=1
                     /transl_table=11
                     /product="hypothetical protein"
                     /translation="MVSPELETRFDEATIQVDELFTELVQQSGQGLGEFLNVSYTHLII
                     SFIPGIRTVPSEGGGVYYEVNEAASVFLGGAAQKLPEALDVLKSICASNVFEGAEMPQS
                     LRMKAHMLILGKFPGAKRRGPPLSQDFTQKFLMRQIALDIRDFFELTLTRHDGPTTLSA
                     CDAVSMVANKHGVDVQYKALESWCTHAKFKGFRERADAIWHHIVDDYLVSVGALKNSPS
                     GLSGPFTELGRMRKT"
     gene            52529..52702
                     /locus_tag="A5_00311"
     CDS             52529..52702
                     /locus_tag="A5_00311"
                     /inference="ab initio prediction:Prodigal:002006"
                     /codon_start=1
                     /transl_table=11
                     /product="hypothetical protein"
                     /translation="MKLLSFQDLQVKLGGRSRSSVYRDVELGRLPKPIKFGLRVYWNED
                     DIDAAIEKQVAA"
     gene            52813..53181
                     /locus_tag="A5_00312"
     CDS             52813..53181
                     /locus_tag="A5_00312"
                     /inference="ab initio prediction:Prodigal:002006"
                     /codon_start=1
                     /transl_table=11
                     /product="hypothetical protein"
                     /translation="MSTEQKPDFELPPANALRVYRWADLPNLTAPALYRVTDPGQQPRE
                     ICASKHKRQVLEGLMRSPLYAASYCRLSDQVLPLRRDDGVNIECKMYRGDADTGRQKFG
                     IYVLVSQVELIETGEVAA"
     gene            53178..53282
                     /locus_tag="A5_00313"
     CDS             53178..53282
                     /locus_tag="A5_00313"
                     /inference="ab initio prediction:Prodigal:002006"
                     /codon_start=1
                     /transl_table=11
                     /product="hypothetical protein"
                     /translation="MRTVDLQVSTLRRKHGLTEAAARIVAALYFREGR"
     gene            53282..53488
                     /locus_tag="A5_00314"
     CDS             53282..53488
                     /locus_tag="A5_00314"
                     /inference="ab initio prediction:Prodigal:002006"
                     /codon_start=1
                     /transl_table=11
                     /product="hypothetical protein"
                     /translation="MALITQIPKNSREKYRASRDEFRGHDLINIRVYFISEDGDMRPGK
                     QGVSFRASLLPEFIDALSKAEAA"
     gene            53489..54082
                     /locus_tag="A5_00315"
     CDS             53489..54082
                     /locus_tag="A5_00315"
                     /inference="ab initio prediction:Prodigal:002006"
                     /codon_start=1
                     /transl_table=11
                     /product="hypothetical protein"
                     /translation="MGRDKRNEKRGEHFTKLVRNMMEEPAWRALSSTAQALYPWLKLEW
                     RGPDNNNNGRISLSVRQAAERLGVTRNTVANGFRELQAKGFIAVTTPPKLGDSGVATSP
                     LFELTELSLPTAQGHSGRRLYKQWSEGADFPVVKAPIHNPNGTNGKEKPRHQNHDSTVL
                     NLCRGQQRRHKNDDRAAQKLCRKHPISAGLPAQY"
     gene            54162..54713
                     /locus_tag="A5_00316"
     CDS             54162..54713
                     /locus_tag="A5_00316"
                     /inference="ab initio prediction:Prodigal:002006"
                     /codon_start=1
                     /transl_table=11
                     /product="hypothetical protein"
                     /translation="MTDETKGDIVPKKSEPSKSGVKFEGSNKEGNIVELTKHDGLREVF
                     GTDCDELASALMAHCLKALNNAESGSAGEINDERAFMISIIHDIAPRDAVERMLAVQMA
                     ATHVATIRSARWLGATETIPQAQLHYTGFNKLSRTFAAQVETLRKHRNGGKQTVTVQHV
                     NVEDGGQAIVGNVETGGGKK"
     gene            54710..54994
                     /locus_tag="A5_00317"
     CDS             54710..54994
                     /locus_tag="A5_00317"
                     /inference="ab initio prediction:Prodigal:002006"
                     /codon_start=1
                     /transl_table=11
                     /product="hypothetical protein"
                     /translation="MKDATNPMERAHAAPRCTAKSKRTGLPCKNPAVSGWTVCRMHGAR
                     GGHGSGKANPAYKHGMRSREAQELRKAVNEHLRLARELEQLLDSGGYRQ"
     gene            complement(54982..55755)
                     /locus_tag="A5_00318"
     CDS             complement(54982..55755)
                     /locus_tag="A5_00318"
                     /inference="ab initio prediction:Prodigal:002006"
                     /codon_start=1
                     /transl_table=11
                     /product="hypothetical protein"
                     /translation="MRVFVPLFVFYASIASAAPDCQERTYGQPRETELYELPTEQEVGS
                     VEKTVAAIPEGDLTISPRPQLRPCKFRQFEIGRKMMRERGAVCGDWTIIGENRKPFSGR
                     RRGCGIAEPVRIRIVSDVYLSQLALLDCKTAITLKAWLENTAKPAFADLRGGLKGLRLS
                     GHYACKTQNNQPGARLSAHARGHAIDISSFILMDGTVITVGDGWANNATSAVLREVHAG
                     ACGLFSTVLGPDSDRYHKGHFHFDTTRRRNGPYCR"
     gene            complement(56391..56927)
                     /locus_tag="A5_00319"
     CDS             complement(56391..56927)
                     /locus_tag="A5_00319"
                     /inference="ab initio prediction:Prodigal:002006"
                     /codon_start=1
                     /transl_table=11
                     /product="hypothetical protein"
                     /translation="MHSPSSPITSFRAGLSALSLSEQKAIFDCLPAAIQFSMWQDRLLE
                     GASELSDSSQCKLLRELSDILSPESYSDQERNQAVIAQIDSMSALAERVFPDHSVFQKY
                     TQRLGDNACETTTIEQEEDALPTCTCSSSRSCMWRHNDCGAIQECLAGGCNPTVRGCGI
                     LWLQACDGLCTGNWC"
     gene            57038..57703
                     /locus_tag="A5_00320"
     CDS             57038..57703
                     /locus_tag="A5_00320"
                     /inference="ab initio prediction:Prodigal:002006"
                     /codon_start=1
                     /transl_table=11
                     /product="hypothetical protein"
                     /translation="MTWAELYALQNWIVNGVPIPTERDPNAKDLSMSWNVKPTQMLDMA
                     LIHDDRLISSTARWWLVPHWFKEDVKQWKLTTFNAKIETAHKLGSFRVAWKSSRCIIPA
                     SFYYEWTGPNGAKQPWVIKTDTNDPCMYFAGLYSRLSSGLNTCTILTRPALHQIEHIHA
                     RSPVILTNENLVPWMSGEIDHDEAQNLGTEWDGRMRYHKVAPIGRDDDGPELIDVIEA"
     gene            57703..58065
                     /locus_tag="A5_00321"
     CDS             57703..58065
                     /locus_tag="A5_00321"
                     /inference="ab initio prediction:Prodigal:002006"
                     /codon_start=1
                     /transl_table=11
                     /product="hypothetical protein"
                     /translation="MVTRSRSPKKAADEKYFPIRVRVQVPEEGFGYKLGEIHCWLNTHA
                     GRGHWGWNADNVLSRGARDAVSLYLLDARLIVPLTETFNLEFAQGEADLCGEGSFRLMA
                     IHSQHSWPNQKQGDKE"
     gene            complement(58013..58705)
                     /locus_tag="A5_00322"
     CDS             complement(58013..58705)
                     /locus_tag="A5_00322"
                     /inference="ab initio prediction:Prodigal:002006"
                     /codon_start=1
                     /transl_table=11
                     /product="hypothetical protein"
                     /translation="MISFLVGVGLQFLANLLLGYGGLFLAYYTLAEDIRPVVQDAIVKR
                     LFWILPVLGVGLIIILVGIVPLPFIVYVDVTNLGRDEDIALFQCIMDTYKQAFGAFIQS
                     LFSRSDELTRILEACFLERTGQQLPNDPGGFGYKIELVPWSAGRLTGMILSIIAMMILL
                     FLSRSYLMRTEPNTTKITNAFTAIIVGVMLQIFLQGTSDLFQTKFQEAPAVIPYLPVSD
                     LAKNAGSE"
     gene            complement(58763..59176)
                     /locus_tag="A5_00323"
     CDS             complement(58763..59176)
                     /locus_tag="A5_00323"
                     /inference="ab initio prediction:Prodigal:002006"
                     /codon_start=1
                     /transl_table=11
                     /product="hypothetical protein"
                     /translation="MKRFVCLIALLTACASEGIVSSDIYVRDADTIVLFGKNGTPVRFE
                     GVDAPELETQAGRVSKAWMIDYLQGKTVRCDLTGEMNGDRYIGTCYADGENLSAAVIKA
                     GHALDCQKFSGGRYKHLETTEAKSRIKRASYCR"
     gene            complement(59359..60300)
                     /locus_tag="A5_00324"
     CDS             complement(59359..60300)
                     /locus_tag="A5_00324"
                     /inference="ab initio prediction:Prodigal:002006"
                     /codon_start=1
                     /transl_table=11
                     /product="hypothetical protein"
                     /translation="MKKSAILDNLKEVIGRDKKRFGKLVKYDGQSGFSEEELKGLDELY
                     ARSAPPDAITEPAHPPSYVYRDRLSPKNAAGGGLIKDEDGVNRPHYWGHRERLRQRFLK
                     GGHDPMPEYELLELLLFNAIPRIDVKPLAKRLLAEFGDLNGVIAASMHRILKVDGANDW
                     VYYHLRVVEAFGHRMAQAQIMKRDVVSSWEALVTYCRTAMAHREVEQFRVLYMDRKNVL
                     IADEEQAKGTVDHVPVYPREVVKRALELNASSLILVHNHPSGDPTPSNSDIVMTERIKD
                     ACDTMGIVIHDHVIIGKKEEYSFSTNGLLIRV"
     gene            complement(60396..60635)
                     /locus_tag="A5_00325"
     CDS             complement(60396..60635)
                     /locus_tag="A5_00325"
                     /inference="ab initio prediction:Prodigal:002006"
                     /codon_start=1
                     /transl_table=11
                     /product="hypothetical protein"
                     /translation="MKWCRIEATGATVAAYSEARSTLKGIEVPFDLVGKPAGVFFLLNE
                     IERRKSHAKKATDSGPFELKPFMLVDEFIFNQRA"
     gene            complement(60973..61500)
                     /locus_tag="A5_00326"
     CDS             complement(60973..61500)
                     /locus_tag="A5_00326"
                     /inference="ab initio prediction:Prodigal:002006"
                     /codon_start=1
                     /transl_table=11
                     /product="hypothetical protein"
                     /translation="MDSLKLNEILRYLATGAIPPIYLVIGFKEPLNYLLQENAPSIALA
                     GMFLISFLIGSASYSMYRALLYPGLLYCAVRIVGSDSTPHDMDITRWKNLAKNGNLQKY
                     LSEWASQIHFMYVSSVLGLLTIGVARLENLSATESNSYLVAISLLSFVAAFISHCRYLK
                     REAATFERDAHI"
ORIGIN
        1 tggcggcttt ggcagcaggc gattttcaaa gtctgccgcc tgccggtcga gcagatttcg
       61 cagctcgtcc gttggccgca tctcaagcac accagtcaga tgcaccgcta catagttcca
      121 ggtcggcact tgatcatcga cttcgtacca gtcaggcgag atatacccat ccggccctaa
      181 cacagcgatc ttcgcaggtt gcggctgttt cagcgcccta acaatcggat ttgaccggac
      241 cagatgcagg tcagccgatg aagcatcctc gttcagaaga aagggaacgt ggcttaacaa
      301 cggtgcatcc gatgtcgaca ccgccagaac accaaaggcg cggtcacgcg caaactcgat
      361 gtgacgctcg cgcgtctcgg cgcgaaaggt gggattggga tgcatattcg tcctcctgcc
      421 aatttctctt gcagaagcga tatctccttg gcaaggtccc actcgttctc agggcggggc
      481 gaaattcccc accggcggta tgcgggcatg acccgtaagc ccgcgagcgg ccccggtctc
      541 cggggtgtca gcagatctgg tgagaagcca gagccgacgg ttacagtccg gatgaaagag
      601 aacgtgcagc acgccggtaa tgcggtgtgc ctgctcgtga tcgccttggg tgacgtgtct
      661 gttacgaaag gagatcatga tgacacacac ccgctatgct tttgtcaaag ccaactggca
      721 ttcagatatc gtggatcgcg cgctggatgg gtttctcgaa ctgatttcag ccgatcaggt
      781 tgatgtcttc gacgttccgg gcgctttcga gatgcccctg ctggcccgtg acctggcgca
      841 aacggggcgc tacgccgccg tagcctgcgc tgcctttgta gtggatggcg gcatctaccg
      901 gcatgacttc gtcgcacaag cggttgtcga tggcttgatg cgggccgggc tcgattcagg
      961 tgttccggtc ctgtcggtct cgctgacacc gcatcagtat caggaaacgg atcaccacaa
     1021 cgccatctat cgcgcgcatt tcatcgaaaa agggcgcgag gcagctcatg cagcgctcaa
     1081 gatcaacgca acccgcgcca tggtggctca agccgcctga tttattccaa tcgcgccgcc
     1141 cacagggcgg cgcttgcttc tctgcaaatg caaatccgct tgaggaccaa ggcactcccc
     1201 gctaatcacg tcgctcaaag gagcatgccc catgtcgatg aacagttttg gccacctctt
     1261 ccgcgttacc acctggggtg aaagccacgg gcccgccttg ggggccacgg tcgacggctg
     1321 ccccccgggc gttgagatta atgaagcgat gatccagcac tggctggata agcgcaaacc
     1381 gggtcagaac aaattcacca cccaacggcg tgagcccgat caggtgaaga tcctatctgg
     1441 cgtattcgaa ggccagacaa ccggtacacc tgtgcagctg ataatcgaga acaccgatca
     1501 acgctcaaaa gactacggcg acatcatgga caagttccgt ccgggacacg ccgacatcac
     1561 atactggcag aagtacggga tccgtgacta tcgcggcggc gggcgcagtt cggcgaggga
     1621 aacggcatca cgtgtggcgg ccggaggact cgcgcgtgag gctatcaaac agatcgctcc
     1681 gaatgttcaa atcaccggtt atatgaccca gatcggtccg cacaagatcg accgtgccaa
     1741 tttcgactgg tcgcagatcg aacagaatcc attctggacg cccgacgcca aagcagccga
     1801 agattgggcc gcttatctgg acgacctgcg caaatccggc aactcggtcg gcgcagtggt
     1861 cgaagtggtc gcgcgcggcg ttccggcggg gctcggcgcg ccggtttatg ccaagttaga
     1921 cactgatctg gctgcagcca tgatgtcgat aaacgccgtt aaaggggtcg aaatcggtga
     1981 aggcatggcc gccgccgaac tgaccggcga ggccaatgct gacgagatat tcatgggaca
     2041 ggacggccct caatacagct cgaaccacgc tggcggtatt ctgggcggca tttcgaccgg
     2101 ccaggatctt gtggtgcgct ttgcggtcaa gccgacctcg tccattctga ccacccgcaa
     2161 gaccatcacc aaatccggcg aagagaccga gatcattacc aaaggccgcc acgacccctg
     2221 cgtcggcatc cgcgccgttc cggtaggtga ggcaatgatg gcttgcgtga tccttgatca
     2281 cctgctcctg caccgtggtc aaatcggcga gaaccgtgga cagattggct gatctgcgcg
     2341 cttcgctgcg cgctgtcgtc aggcaacgga tgcagacgga tccggcgcat gatctggcgc
     2401 acctggatcg ggtttgggtt aatgcgcagg cgattgcgga tgatgaaacc aacccgcgtg
     2461 tcttgctggc ggcgtgttat ctgcatgatc tgatcaacct gtcaaaagat gatccggatc
     2521 ggcatctggc ctcgatgcga tccgccgctg aatcagagcc tattcttgaa gaattcggct
     2581 attccaccac tgaaattgga gccgtgcagc acgcgattgc cgcccatagc ttttcggcta
     2641 acatccagcc cgaaacaccc gaagcgcgaa tattacggga tgccgatcgt ctggatgcgt
     2701 tgggtgctat cggtatcgcc cgcaactttt cagtatcggg cgccctggga cgcacccttt
     2761 atgacccgtc agatccgttt gccgaaaacc gtttgccgaa tgacctgatt ttttcaatcg
     2821 atcactggca aataaaattg ctgcgcttac ccaatgatat gctgacggaa aaaggcaggg
     2881 ccatcgcgca ggaccgagcc gcgcggatga ttaggtttct aaaggacctg tcagaggaaa
     2941 ttggagctca gcttccacta gactggtcca atctctgata cgtcaacttt ggccagttga
     3001 tctttccgcc tcaaaggcgc aggttcgcga ccatggcgaa atccttaaca tcacatcgtc
     3061 cggcattggc cgtggcgctc aagctcagtg cgctcgtgct gttcacgacg atgtctgcat
     3121 tggtcaaggc tttgtcagat gatttcccgc cgggagagat ggtgtttttc cgctcgcttt
     3181 tcgcgattcc ggttatcatc gcctggcttg tctggcgagg agagctggtg cacggctttg
     3241 tcgtcaagaa gccgatgggc catttctggc gcggggttct gggaacctcg gccatggggc
     3301 tgacctttac tggtcttagc ctgttgccgc tgcccgaggt aaccgccatc ggatatgcaa
     3361 ccccgatctt cacgctgatt ctggctgcaa tcatgttggg cgagcggata cgaatgattc
     3421 gtatcggggc cgtcgcgctt ggccttgtcg gcgttctgat catgatctgg ccccggctgg
     3481 gttcaggcac tgccgaaacc gccgcaacaa taggtgcgct ttgcgtgctg gctgcaaccg
     3541 ttgcccgtgc ctttgtgcag atacatattc gacaactggt acaggtggat catcccgccg
     3601 caatcgtgtt ctatttctct ctcacagcga ccttgctttc gggtctcaca gtgttttggg
     3661 gctgggttat cccgacatgg gagcaagccg cattgctggt gacaatcggc ctgatcggcg
     3721 gagtggcgca gattctggtg acctcgtcct acaagtttgg acaagcgtca atgctggcac
     3781 cttatgacta caccacaatg ctgttcgcca ttgtcattgg ttatttctgg ttcgatgagt
     3841 tgccaaccct ggtgatgctg ggcggcgcgg cgttggtgat tgcaggcaac gtcgtggtga
     3901 tcctgcgtga acgacaactt ggccttgatc ggaccaaagc gcgatcagca acggatccca
     3961 aagcctgact ttacctttcg caatctttcc ctagtttggg tcgcgataca cctatgaggt
     4021 ttcccgatga gcgacgcaca gaaccacaaa gaaaagatgc aagaggtgca agccaagcac
     4081 cgcaagaaag tctcggaagc ggtcgatccc ggccggggac tggtgctgat caatacaggt
     4141 aagggcaagg gaaaatcctc ggctgcattt ggcgtggtga tccgggcatt gggctggggc
     4201 cagaaagtgg ctgtggttca gttcatcaag ggcaagtgga aaaccggtga gcgcaggttc
     4261 tttgaggaac gcgacctggt cacctggcac acgatgggcg aagggtttac ctgggatacg
     4321 caggaccgcg agcgcgacat cgcggcagcg acttcggcct tcaacaaggc ctgtgatctg
     4381 atgaaaagcg gcgactacga tctggttgtc ctcgacgaga tcaatatcgc cctgcgctac
     4441 gaataccttt cagtagacac tgttattgaa gggcttcaga cccgatcaga caaaaccagt
     4501 gtgttcctga ctggccggga tgccccgcaa gccctcaggg actatgcgga tctggtaacc
     4561 gagatgaccg aagaaaaaca cccgttccaa gccggcatca aagcccaacg tggtgtggat
     4621 ttctaggccc gcgcaccacc ctcattcagc gcgcgcatcg aatcgcgcct gactgcgtac
     4681 atcgttgcgg ctgagcgttc ttcgagcgcc cggcagcgct cggcgttgca ggtcttgtga
     4741 tcgagatagg ccgcgacttc tgaggttagc gcgtcgcaat cacacgatgc acagcaggga
     4801 tcggccatca gttcttcaaa tcgatcacgc aatcgcgggc tcctttggtc gttcccgggg
     4861 cgatggcggg ctttcacatc tgcttttgct gagcccacag atcgccccgg aaccagttgc
     4921 ttgatggtgt catctggcgt tgcgctatat ctgatggttt ttgtcggaaa attcaagcct
     4981 gaaaatctga tgcaacaggg gcgacccatt gggcaaattt ggccttatta gtgtctaaaa
     5041 caaaaaaagg ccatccggat gcccgcatgg cccagctgat cgctacggtt ctgactcact
     5101 tcaaacaata gcgctctgtt cgggcgcgct gagcgagatc accacaacga ctgcggcccc
     5161 gttcacccag tagaacaacg catcaagccc agaaaatcca aacaggctgg gcgcaaacag
     5221 gaacgtgacg ccgacaagca gatcaacagc caagtggaac ttgtatggca gaacccgcca
     5281 aatcccaagg tgatggtctg tcagaacggt cagtacgaat gctgcaatgc cggtcacaac
     5341 ggacagccag agtgccagcg ggttggactg gcccagcccc agtacaaaag gcaaaaccat
     5401 cagcgcaatc gcaaccgggt agtcaagata ggcatggaca gagcgggtga caaaacgcag
     5461 ggacatgtga acttcctttc ttcaatcagt gatgatcaaa gattaggggc gcgtgattga
     5521 acgcaacatc tcagttcgtt ttgcatttat tgcagatcgt tcgattgatc tgtacgatta
     5581 gtgcatcgca cggtacgcgg cgggcgacag tccgacctgc ttcttgaaca cgcgtgaaaa
     5641 cgcagcctcg gacgcgtatc ccacttctgc tgcggcatcc gcaacgttcc agcgattttc
     5701 ggtcaaccca tggcacgcga tctgcatccg ccagtccgtc aggtactgca tcggggtagt
     5761 ccccatcttt tgtgagaaaa gctgcgcaaa tgcggtgcgt gacattgctg cttctcgcgc
     5821 gagcatcgca acgctccact cctgcgccgg agactggtga aatgctgtca gcgcccgcga
     5881 gatgcgcgga tcggcaaatc cggcaagcgc ggcatcatga ggactttgat gttcaaggta
     5941 tgcccggatc gcttgcgcaa acagcacttc ggacagtttc agcgcgatca ggtcaccgcc
     6001 gatacgagca ccggacactt cagatccgat catacgcaat gtcgcctcga tccaggcacc
     6061 cgcttcttca ccgtaattct cgatcagtat aaaaggtggc aaccggtcga tcagcatatg
     6121 accggttccg tttcgcccgg ctggcccggt gaatgagaaa tgtccgcaaa tcagttgcgt
     6181 atcgcgctcg tcttcctcac cgccataaac caggacacca tcgcctttgt agcctgacag
     6241 ctctaacacc cgctcaaggg gcaaggcatc atagggtttg acttcattac acagcagcgc
     6301 atgcggcgca ccgtggggaa taagaatcag atcaccctgc cgcaaccgca aggtctcgcc
     6361 ggttgttggc aggtgcacct tcaattcacc gcgttgcaca aagtgaaacc gggccacgtt
     6421 ctcgaagccc ggcacctgta tcccaaacgg cggagtaaag gatgtgcgga aataaaatgt
     6481 gccacgcaga gacaggcgtg taaggatatc gctgagaaga tctaacatga gccaacgata
     6541 cggcttggcc cggcagcgtc cataccttcg aacgatctgc atgcatattt gcatgatctg
     6601 caatcaaaac ccccgcctga gcgggggttc aatacggtgt taacttacgc gcggaccaat
     6661 ttctcgtaat cttcggcgat ttcgcgggtc agatcgccaa cctcgaaggt ataatcgccg
     6721 atctgcccga caggtgtaac ctcggctgca gtgccagtca gccagcattg ctcgaaatcg
     6781 gccatctcct cgggacggat ccgacgttca tgaacagtga tgcccttgtc tttcagcatc
     6841 tggatcaccg tctgacgagt gatgccgttg aggaagcaat cggccagcgg ggtgtgcact
     6901 tcgccatcct taacgaagaa gacatttgcc cccgtcgcct cggcgacatt gccattataa
     6961 tccatgaaca aagcgtccga gcagcctttg gcctcagctt tgtgtttgga aatggtgcag
     7021 atcatgtaaa gacctgctgc cttggcatgg actggaatgg tttccggact gggtcgtttc
     7081 cactcggcga tgtccaactt ggcgccttgc atcttagcgt caccgtaata ggcaccccaa
     7141 ggccaaacag cgatggccat ccgaaccgga ttcttggcgg acgccacacc catatcctcg
     7201 cccgagccac gccagaccag cgcacgtata tacgcatctt gaagaccact ggctttgagc
     7261 gcttcttcct tggcggcctc gatctcatcg accgagtatg gcatcggcat atccagcgcc
     7321 tctgccgacg cgatcaggcg ttcggaatgc tcgcggcttt tgaagatctt gccgttgtaa
     7381 gcgcgctcac cctcgaacac cgaagacgca taatgcatcg cgtgggacag gatgtgcaca
     7441 ttggcctcac gccagggcac caattcgcca tccatccaga tgacaccgtc gcgatcgtca
     7501 tatccagcca tgcgaaacct cctgaagcgg tcgatatttc cgaatgttgc gccgcttagg
     7561 tccgtatcgg acacaatgtt gcgcaaaaac tgcgattcga tacctgcgcg ctcttggaat
     7621 gtcaataagg ctgacataaa gtcaggttat attgcgaatg aggcccaaca tgaccgacat
     7681 ccgtcccgcc ccggtctttg gcggagaaag cctgttgttt ctgacagatg aacaactgag
     7741 gcagggcatc gaggccatgt tttttgccta tcgaggtttt accgctgatc ctgatcgcat
     7801 cctgactgaa ttggcctatg gtcgggcgca tcaccgggcc atccacttta tcaaccgagc
     7861 gccgggaacg acggtgaaca atctgctggc catattgggt gtcacgaagc aatcgctgaa
     7921 tcgcgtcttg cgcagcctga ttgaagatgg gttggtcgaa agccgggtcg gaacagtgga
     7981 caaacgcgaa cgccacctat ttctgacgga taaaggaaag gcactcgagg ccaaactatc
     8041 tgacgcccag cgcgcccgga tgcgtgcggc ctacaaagat gcgggccccg aagcggtggc
     8101 cgggtttcgc aaagtgcttg aagcgatgat ggatgctgat atgcgtcgtg catatacgaa
     8161 actgcgggat acgacttcat gagcgaaatg gacgcccatc ttctgatcgt cgacgatgac
     8221 gagcgtattc gtgatttgct caagaaattc ctgatgcgca gcggttttct tgtaaccgcg
     8281 gcgcgggatg cagcgcacgc acggcgggtt ttgtcggggc tcgatttcga cttgattgta
     8341 ctggatgtga tgatgcccgg cgaagacggc gttagcctga cccgatccct gcgcgacacc
     8401 cattccaccc cgatcctgct tttgacggcc aagggcgaga ccgagcatcg gattgccggg
     8461 cttgaggcgg gcgcggatga ctatctggcc aagccattcg agccgaaaga gttgctgctg
     8521 aggatcaacg ccattctgcg tcggatgcca gagacatctg cacaggacac ggcggcgaag
     8581 attctacatc ttgggcccat tcgctatgat atcgaacgcg gtgagatgtg gcagggcgaa
     8641 gacccggtgc gcctaaccgc gaccgaaagc cagttgatga aaatattctc ggctcaaccc
     8701 ggcgaaccga tcagccgagc caagctggtc gaagatctgg ggcgtgacaa aggtcaggca
     8761 caggagcgcg ctgtggacgt acagatcacc cgcttgcgtc ggaagcttga gcaagatccg
     8821 aagcaacccc ggtatctgca gaccgtacgg ggtgcagggt atatgttggc accggattga
     8881 ttttgccgct gcgcggcgat cttaagcctt cggcgaaggt atttttagcc agatgaagat
     8941 gggatcctga tgaaaaccgc cctattgacc catgcagatt gtttgcacca tgtgacacct
     9001 gagggacatc cggaacgggt tgcgcggttg gagcatatcc tgcatgcgct tgaggggctg
     9061 gatcttcagc gtgtgacggc gccgttggcg gcggatgatg atctgctaag ggtgcatccg
     9121 cagaaccata tcagcgatat tctcgaccat aggcccccgg atgggttcaa gcagattgat
     9181 ggggatacgt tcatgtctcc gggatctgtt gatgcggcct atcgtgcggc gggcgcggtg
     9241 gtgcgggccg ttgatttggt actgaccggc gaagcgccga acgcgttttg cgctattcgg
     9301 cctccggggc atcatgccga gaccgagacg gccatggggt tctgtctgtt tgggaatgcc
     9361 gcgctggctg caaagcacgc gttggatcat cacgggttga accgcgtggc agtggtggat
     9421 ttcgacgtgc atcatggcaa tggcacgcaa gacctgctgt gggatgagaa acgcgctttg
     9481 gtgattacca gccagcagat gcccttgtgg ccgggctcgg gccgcccgga tgagaccggt
     9541 gcttatgaga ccgttttgaa cataccattg gctccgggca cgggtggggc cgagatgcgg
     9601 ggagcctatg aggcgcaagc ctttccgcgt ctgcgggcgt tcaggccgga actgatcatt
     9661 atatccgctg ggtttgatgc gcatcaggat gatccgttgg ccaatctcaa ttggtccacg
     9721 ggcgatttcg cctggatcac ggcggagctg tgcaagattg ccgatgaagt gtgtgatggc
     9781 cgtatcgtct cgactctgga aggcggttat gatctgaacg cattggccga ggcgacacgc
     9841 gcccatgtgg aagaactgat aaaggcagca cgatgaccga taccccagtt gaacagatga
     9901 cgttcgaaca agcgatgaaa gagcttgagg ccgtggttgg ccagttggaa cgtggtgatg
     9961 tggcgctgga tcaatcgatt gcgctgtacg aacgtggcgc cgcattgaag aagcgctgcg
    10021 aggatgagtt gaagcgtgct gaggaaaaag tggccgcgat cactctggac gcagatggcc
    10081 agccaaccgg gacgacgcct gtcgaaggtc agtaaatgtt tcgtgaaaag ctggcacagg
    10141 atgccgcgct gattcagagc catttcgatc tggttctgag cgcgttggat gatctggatg
    10201 tgacacgggc catggcctat gccaccgtgg gcggcaagcg tctgcgaggg tttctggtat
    10261 tggaaagcgc gcggttgctt ggcgtcgata cagctcgggc aatctggcca gcgacaggta
    10321 tcgaagcgct gcatgcatac tctctggtcc atgacgacct gccttgcatg gatgatgacg
    10381 acctgaggcg tggacgcccg acggtgcacg tgaaatggga tgagggcacc gccgttctgg
    10441 ccggggatgc gctgcagaca cttgcgtttg agctttgcgc tcgaccagag gttggaaacg
    10501 ctgaaatacg cgctgaactg gctctaacgc tggcaaaagc gagcggcgca cagggtatgg
    10561 ttctgggtca ggcgctggat atcgccgctg agacggcggc ggagccgctg acactggatg
    10621 agattacaca tctgcaagcg ggcaagaccg gtgcgttgat cgaatggtcc gcctgcgcgg
    10681 gtgcgcgatt ggcgcaggcc gatcccaccc ccttgcgcca atatgcccag gcgcttgggc
    10741 ttgcctttca gatcgcggat gacattttgg atgtcgaagg agatgccgaa aaggccggaa
    10801 agcggctgca gaaagacgcc gaggcgggca aagcgacctt tgtctcgcta ctgggtctgg
    10861 acgccgccag atcccgtgca attgagcttg tggatcaggc ttgtgctgcg ctggacgaac
    10921 atggccccgc tgcagaaacc ttgaagcagg ctgcccgctt cgttattgcc cgggacagct
    10981 aagccaggaa cgccaaatgt ctgaccgccc aaatacgccc ttgttggacc ttgtgagccg
    11041 cccagcagat ctgaagcagt tttcagatgc gcagttgcat caggtcgcac atgagttgcg
    11101 ggccgagact atttcggcag tgtcggtgac cggagggcat ctgggcgcgg gtctgggtgt
    11161 cgtcgagctg accacggcgc tgcacgcggt attcgacacg ccacgagaca agatcatctg
    11221 ggacgtaggt caccagtgtt atccgcacaa gattctgaca gaacgccggg accgaattcg
    11281 cacccttcgc acaaaagacg gcctgagcgg attcaccaag cgcagtgaaa gcgcctatga
    11341 tccattcggc gctgcacatt ccagtacctc gatcagtgcc gcgttaggct ttgctgtcgc
    11401 gcgtgatctg ggcggcgtta cgcctgaagg gctgggcgat gcgatcgctg tgatcggcga
    11461 tggctctatg tccgccggca tggcctttga ggcgatgaac aacgcaggcc acctgaagaa
    11521 acgcttgatc gtaattctca atgacaatga gatgagcatt gcaccgccgg tgggtgccct
    11581 atcgaactat ctatcgcgca tctatgccga agaaccgttt cacgatctga aagctgctgc
    11641 caaaggtgcg gtgtcgttgc tgccggaacc cttccgcgaa ggggcaaagc gcgccaagga
    11701 tatgctgaaa ggcatggcta tgggtgggac gctatttgaa gagctcggct tttcctatct
    11761 tggcccgatc gacgggcatg atctggacca gttgctgccg gttctgcgtg cggtcaaggc
    11821 gaaggcaagc ggaccgatcc tgatccatgt gctgaccaag aaaggcaagg ggtatgcccc
    11881 cgccgaacag gcccgcgaca agggtcacgc gaccgccaag ttcgatgtgg tgacgggcga
    11941 gcagaaaaag gcgccttcga acgcgccttc ctatacctcg gtctttggca agacgctggt
    12001 cgatgaagca gcgcgggatg acaagatcgt cgcggttaca gccgcgatgc cggacggtac
    12061 cgggctgaac ctgtttgccg agcgctatcc gtcgcgctgt ttcgacgttg cgattgccga
    12121 acagcatggc gtgaccttct cggctgcgct ggccgccggg ggcatgaaac cattctgtgc
    12181 gatgtattcg acattcctgc agcgtggcta tgatcaggtt gtgcatgatg tggcgatcca
    12241 acgcctgccg gtgcgatttg ccatcgaccg tgcgggtctg gttggggcag acggtgcgac
    12301 ccatgcgggg tcgtttgata ttgcttacat ggccaacctt ccgggtatgg ttgtcatggc
    12361 ggctgcagat gaggccgaat tgatgcacat ggtcgccact gcggtggcac atgacgatgg
    12421 cccgatcgct ttccggtatc ctcgcggcga aggagcgggc gttgatctgc ccgagcgcgg
    12481 agaagtattg gagatcggca agggccggtt gatccagaaa ggtgcccggg tggcgctgct
    12541 gtctttcggt acgcggctgg ccgaggtgca gaaagcagca gaggcgctat cggcgcgcgg
    12601 gatcaagccc accatcgccg atgcacgctt tgccaaaccg ctggatcggg acctgatcct
    12661 tgatctggct gccaatcacg aggcactgat ctccatcgag gaaggggcca tcggcggctt
    12721 tggcagccat gttgcacaat tgcttgcgga tgagggcgtg tttgacgaag ggttgaagta
    12781 tcgctcgatg gtgctgccgg atatcttcat cgatcaggcg agcccggcgg atatgtacgc
    12841 cgtcgcagga atgaacgcag aacagatcga ggcaaaggtt ctctcggttc ttggcgttgc
    12901 tacaatcggt gagaaacgcg cctgatattc gggtgttgcc gcccctggat gctgaaaaaa
    12961 taagcagttc aaaaatgatc taggtcaatt ccttacacgc tgtgctacgc taacacccga
    13021 gtcaggcagg ccaacccctg tcgatcactc aaaggtcgcg agcgaatgaa caagctagcc
    13081 agccgacgcg cattcctgaa agggaaagtg ctgcgcgagg atacatcagc catccaccca
    13141 ccgggtgcgg tgaccgagtt tcttgagctt tgcactcaat gcgacgaatg ccgcgaggcc
    13201 tgccctaaag atatcatccg tttcgacgcg caaggctggc ctgttgtgca attggacgca
    13261 ggcccctgca ctttttgcgg tgattgcgcc aatgcttgcc cgaccggggc gctgaatcct
    13321 gaacacgtgg ctgattggcc ttggcgcgct gcggtgtcgg cctcttgcct gtcgatgaat
    13381 ggtgtcagct gtcgggtttg tcaggatgtc tgcgaccaca acgcgatccg ctttcggctg
    13441 caaaccggtg gtcgtgctga accccaactc gacaccgata tttgcaccgg ctgtggcgct
    13501 tgtgccagcg cctgtcctgc cggttctgtc agctttgaac gccacacccc gcccactcag
    13561 gaggtagcct tatgaatatc tgtggatgcc tcgtccatgt agcccccgaa accacgcaga
    13621 gtgcacaggc cgcgattgca agtacaaacg gggcagaagt tcacgcggca tccgaggatg
    13681 gccgcattgt tgttgtggtc gaggatacgc cggaaaaaat ggcgtccgag acgatcatgg
    13741 atctgcacca gatcccgggt gtgatctctc tgaccctgac ctaccatcat ttcgaagacc
    13801 tcgcggagac ccgtccgcac cttaacgctt ctcgccagat ctaaagccgg agacccatgt
    13861 catgaccatc tctgaatccc gccggacctt cttgaaatca accgccgccg ctgcgacagc
    13921 atcagccgca ggacttcccc ttgcgaccgg acaagccagc gctcaggtcg gcaaccctga
    13981 tatccgttgg gacaaagccg cctgccggtt ctgcggcacc ggatgctcgg ttctggttgg
    14041 caccaaagac gggcgcgtgg tcgctaccca aggcgacccg gatgcgccgg tgaaccgcgg
    14101 tctgaactgt atcaagggct atttcctgtc caagatcatg tacggcaaag accgcctgac
    14161 cacgccgatg ctgcgcaaaa ccaacggcga atatgacaag aacggtgagt tcgagcccgt
    14221 cagctgggac gaagccttcg acgtcatggc tgccaagtgg aaagaggcat tggccaagaa
    14281 aggcccgacc agcgttggca tgttcggttc gggccagtgg accgtttggg agggctacgc
    14341 tgctgccaag atgatgaaag ccggtttccg atccaacaac atcgacccca acgcgcgcca
    14401 ttgtatggcc tcggcggttg tcggcttcat gcgcaccttc ggcattgatg aaccaatggg
    14461 ctgctatgac gatttcgagc acgcagacac attcgtgctc tggggctcga acatggccga
    14521 gatgcacccg attctgtggt cacgcctgac cgacacgcgt ctgaccaaac cgggatccga
    14581 agtgcatgta ctgtcgacct atgaacaccg ctcgttcgag ttggccgaca atggaatggt
    14641 ctttgcgccg cagaccgatc tggcgatcct gaactatatc gccaactaca ttatccagaa
    14701 cggcgcggtg aacgaagagt tcgtcaacaa acacgtcaac atcaccaaga ccgccaccga
    14761 tattggctat ggactgcgcg ataacaaccc gctgcaggaa gaggcagaga atccaaactc
    14821 tggcaagatg gagccgatca gcttcgaaga atatgccgaa gcggtatcgg aatacacgct
    14881 ggaatacaca tcggaactct ccggtgttcc tgccgctcag cttgagcgtc tggcccagca
    14941 atatgccgac cccaaccgca aagtgatgag cctgtggacc atgggcttca atcagcatac
    15001 tcgcggatcg tgggtgaact cgctgatgta caatgtgcac ctgctggtgg gtaagatttc
    15061 cgaacccgga aactcgccct tctcgctcac cggtcaacct tcggcctgtg gtacggcacg
    15121 tgaggtcgga accttcgctc accgtctgcc ggctgatatg gttgtggcaa acgataaaca
    15181 ccgcgagatt tgcgagaccg cgtggaaaat tcctgcgggc accatcccac ccaaacccgg
    15241 attccacgcc gttttgcagc accgcaagct gaaggacggc gatctgaatg cctattgggt
    15301 gcagtgcacc aacaacatgc aggccgcgcc caatatcaac gaagaaggct atcccggcta
    15361 tcgcaacccg gagaacttca ttgccgtctc cgatccctat cctactgtaa cagccctgtc
    15421 ggctgacctg atcttgccta ccgccatgtg ggtcgagaag gaaggcgcct atggcaacgc
    15481 cgagcgtcgc acccaattct ggcggcaaca ggtcaaagct cccggcgaag cgaaatccga
    15541 tctgtggcag ttgatggagt tctccaaacg cttcaccgtt gaagaggttt ggggcgagga
    15601 actgctggcg accatgccag aacatcgtgg taagaccatg tatgacgtgc tgttcgccaa
    15661 tggcacgatc gacaagttcc cgctgtcaga gaccgcagaa ggattcgaca acgacgagtc
    15721 cgagcacttt ggctactacg tgcaaaaggg cctgttcgag gaatatgccg agtttgggcg
    15781 cggccacgcg cacgatctgg ccccattcga aacctaccac caggcgcgtg gcctgcgctg
    15841 gccagtcgtg gatggtaagg aaacactgta ccgcttccga gaaggctatg atccgtatgt
    15901 gcctgaaggc gaagacgtga aattctatgg ccataaggac ggcaaggcca agatcatctt
    15961 cgcgccatac gaacccgccc ccgaggtacc ggatgaggaa ttcaacctgt ggctctgcac
    16021 cgggcgtgtg ctggaacatt ggcattcagg ttcgatgacc cgccgcgtgc ccgaattgca
    16081 ccgctcctat cccgccgccg ttgtctacat gcacccggat gatgcgcgcg agcgtggtct
    16141 gcggcgcgga caggagatcg ttctgtctac ccgccgcggc gaggtcaaca gccgtgtcga
    16201 aacccgaggc cggaacaaag taccgcgtgg tctggtgttc atgccgtggt tcgacgaagg
    16261 ccagctaacc aacaagctga cgctagacgc aacctgcccg ctgtcgaaag agaccgactt
    16321 caagaaatgc gcctgtaagg tcgagcgcgc gtaaaaggct ggcaaggcaa aggtcgtccc
    16381 catgtctcgt gttggcacac ccctttcgcc gcagcggcgc cggttcctgc aggactcggc
    16441 gcgcgcagcg ggtggctgcg tcgcagcagg gtccttgctg gcctggctgg cgcgggacgc
    16501 acgggcgttg ccggccgagg cgttgcggcc ccccggagcc ttgccggaaa aagacttcct
    16561 gtcggcctgc atccgctgtg gattgtgcgt gcgggactgt ccctatgaca cgctgaaact
    16621 ggcggaactg ggtgtagatg cggttgccac tggaacaccg tatttcaccg cccgtgatgt
    16681 tccctgcgag atgtgcgacg acatcccctg cgtcgcggcc tgcccgaccg gtgcactgga
    16741 ccccgggctg gacaatatcg acgacgccaa aatgggtgtg gccgttctgg tcgatcagga
    16801 aaattgcctg aacttccacg gcctgcgctg cgacgtctgc tatcgcgtat gccccgtcat
    16861 cgacgaggca atcacgctgg agaccgagca caacgcccgc tcaggcagcc acgcgatctt
    16921 cattccgacc gttcacgccg atcattgcac cggctgcggc gtttgcgaga aaagctgcgt
    16981 tcttcctgaa gccgcaatta aggttttgcc cgcccgactg gcccggggca gcagcgccga
    17041 ccattaccgc aagggctggg aagagaaaga agccaaaggc gcgcccgtcg tcgaaggtat
    17101 catcgatttg cctgatcgcc tgccgggacc gggcaccgat aaccttgtcg caccgggcag
    17161 gtttgagccc agcttcaaat tgccggaggt cactcaatga ccgtccgcac aaacatgccg
    17221 ctggggcatg aagctatcgc cgccaaaggt tggctgagtg cccataaata cctgctgctg
    17281 cgccgcgcca gccaagtgtt cttcctggtt ctgttcctgt tgggcccgtg gttcggcatc
    17341 tggatcgtgc agggcactct ggccgggtcg ctgaccctag gcgtactgcc cctgaccgat
    17401 ccgttcgtct tgctgcaaag tctgatcgca gggcactggc ccgagctgac cgccgccatt
    17461 ggtgccgtca tcgttctggc gacctacgcg ttggtcggag gccgcgtcta ttgctcgtgg
    17521 gtctgcccga tcaaccctgt aaccgacagc gcccactggc tgcaccgcaa tctgggcctg
    17581 caaaaaggct ggcaacccaa acgcgtcaca cggctgtgga tcatggccac cgtgctgatc
    17641 gtctcaggcc tgaccggagc catcgcttgg gagctggtca acccgatcac catgctgcat
    17701 cgcgggttgg tctttggcat gggcttcgtc tgggccatgg tcgccgcgat cttcctgttc
    17761 gacctgctgg tctcgcgcca cggatggtgt ggacatgtct gcccggtggg cgcgttctac
    17821 ggattgatcg gcaccaaagc aatgctgcgg gtcagcgccg ccaaccgctc cgcctgcgat
    17881 gactgcatgg actgctacgc ggtctgcccg gaaaaccacg tgatctctcc ggctctgaaa
    17941 ggcaaagata ccccgctgat cctgtcgccc gactgcacca attgcggtcg ctgcatcgat
    18001 atctgtgccg aagacgtttt caaattcacc catcggttcg acgccctgac cgtcgcacca
    18061 ccggaaccaa ccgccgcgcc tcagccgcgc gcctcaagac ctttttgaag gagtgagaag
    18121 atgaaaaagt cgatcctagt gggccttgcc ctgatcccgc cgctgctcct cggtggcctg
    18181 gcccttgcac aatctgccgg ggtcaacagc ctgcgaggtg tcgaagtgga tgaacccgcc
    18241 attgtggatc aggtgcatcg cacagtcgaa ggccgtatgc agcgcaacta tcgccagcag
    18301 ccaccgctga tcccgcactc gatcgaacag taccagatcg acctgcgtac caatcagtgt
    18361 ctgtcgtgcc acgactggac caaagccggt gaacgcaatg cgccaacgct gtcgatgaca
    18421 cactatctgg accgcgaagg ccgcgagttg gatcagatcg ccggaacacg gtacttctgc
    18481 aaccagtgtc acgtgccgca agctgatgcg ctgccgctgg tcgataacac ttttgaacct
    18541 tcctccggaa actgaactca ggtcgaaaag gagagcgcga catgtccgac tcccaagaaa
    18601 aacaagggct catccggcgc ctctggacct ggttctggag cccgatcgcc gtcctcagcg
    18661 ttggtttcac tctgttggcc gggttcctgg cgggcatcct gttctggggt ggtttccact
    18721 gggcgctgga gctgaccaac acggaagaat tctgcgtatc ctgtcacacg atggaaacca
    18781 atctgggcga gtatcgagaa acggtccact acaacaacga ttccggcgta cgggccatct
    18841 gttccgattg ccacgtcccg gacgagtgga accacaagat caaagccaag atcatggctg
    18901 tgaaggatgt ttatcacgag ctggccggca cgatcagcac gccagagaaa tatgaagacc
    18961 atcgtctcgc catggcgtcc gccgtgtgga agaagatgaa ggaatccgac agccgcgaat
    19021 gccgcaactg tcacaatttc gactatatgg acttcaccct tcaggaaacc cgcgccgcca
    19081 gcgaacacca gcgcgccctc gacaccggca tgacctgtat cgactgccat cagggtatcg
    19141 cgcacagcct gccacccaac tatctggaaa cgtatgagaa gattgcgaaa gaggtagacg
    19201 gtgaggttct gcaggaacac gcagccgcat caggggacga catccgcgcg ttcctgaaca
    19261 aaagctcgga acaaggtggg gactgagatg ttagagatac ttggaaccat cggcggcaac
    19321 gtactgggtc tgcccggcat tctgggtctg gcactgggaa tgatgacgcg ccaatactgg
    19381 ttgggcgcac tgatgggtgg attggttggc ctgatcgcgc ctctgctctt tgccggttgg
    19441 cagatttccc acgttggaac gatagcgctg ctgatcgcaa ttatcgttgg tctctgcgcc
    19501 ggaagtctgg gcaccgccat tcgccgcaag ggcgcaaccg tctgaagtgg ttggtcgggc
    19561 ccggcggcaa ttccggggtc accgccccca gttttccgcc ggatcgcttt ccgcatagtc
    19621 ccgcaaaagc gcgatatccg agatttcggc gtggttgcgg ttgatcttca cacccaccgc
    19681 cttgagccgc gaaaacgccc ggctcaggct ttccggcttc atccccagac ggcctgcgat
    19741 gagcatctta tcgtagggca gcaaaacctc gcatccgcct ttgtcgctgt cgcagagatt
    19801 caacaaaaac tcggccacgc gttgcgctcc ggtctgagcc ttgagttgct ctagctgcgc
    19861 caccaacgag tgaagatggg taaaggtcgc ggccagaata gaaataccga tctcagggtc
    19921 ctctctcatc aatgagatca ggatcggact ggggatatgc atgacatcac aggccgatac
    19981 ggcctcggcg gatacaggat agggaacgtt acgcagagct acggcctcac caaagctgtc
    20041 accacgtttg aagacgctca cgacggcttc ggccccggtg ggggtcatgc ggaacagctt
    20101 gacccaaccc tcaagcacga cgtggatggc ctgcgctttt tcctcctgca ggaatattgt
    20161 ctcaccacgg tcatactgac gccagatcgc gtggctcagc agtgtttcca catgctgttc
    20221 cggtaaactg cgcagcagca gcgactgacg tgcgatcgct ttttgtgctt cgtgagacaa
    20281 gagaataccc ccgttatttc ctgccggcgc atgggcgcgg tcggtccatc cctgttccac
    20341 gctatgccag agccggcagt tgtgcaccat agttttatgt tgcctaaact tgactattgt
    20401 catgttgcgg cttggttcgc tgccctattc tcggctcaaa gccagtattc cggggagcac
    20461 gtaacatgga ctacgagcgt tatttcagtc aaagcctcag tgaccttcgg gatgaaggga
    20521 actatcgtgt tttcatagac ttgcaacgtc gctgtggttc tttcccgaac gcgcgtcaga
    20581 cggatggatc tgtccagcga aacgtgcgga tctggtgttc gaatgactat ctcggcatgg
    20641 gtcagcaccc atctgttatc gatgcaatgc atgacgcatt ggatcgctgc ggcgcggggg
    20701 ccgggggcac gcgaaacata tcaggcacca ctcacgacca cgtgctgctt gaggccgaac
    20761 tggccgatct gcatggaaag gaagccgcgc ttctgtttac ttccgggtat gtttcgaatt
    20821 gggcagccct tggcactctc gccgcgaaaa tccccggcct gatcgtattc tctgatgcac
    20881 tgaaccatgc ctcgatgatc gaaggcatcc gccactcgcg ggcgcagaag gtgatctgga
    20941 aacacaacga tctggatgac cttgaaacca aactggccgc agctgatccc gatgcgccaa
    21001 agatgatcgc gttcgagtcg gtctattcga tggatggtga catcgccccc atcaaagaga
    21061 tttgcgatct cgccgacaaa tacggcgcga tgacctatct ggatgaggtt catgccgttg
    21121 gcctctatgg gccacgcggc ggtggtatcg ctgaacgagc aggcctcatg gatcgcctga
    21181 cggtgatcga aggcacgctt ggcaaggcgt tcggtgtggt gggcgggtat attgctgcct
    21241 cggctgcgct gtgcgatttc gtgcgcagct tcgccagcgg gtttattttt accaccgccc
    21301 tgccgccgtc gattgccgcc ggggccgcgg cctcgatccg gcatttgaaa caatcgaatg
    21361 ctgaacgcga cctgcagaaa gcccgtgtag cgaaggttcg ggcccgtttg gatgcggaag
    21421 gtattcctca tattcctaac cccagccaca tcatcccggt gatggttggc gatccggtga
    21481 agtgcaagtt tatctcggac acgctgctgg aagagttcgg catctacatt cagccgatca
    21541 attatcccac ggttccaaaa gggaccgagc gtctgcggat cacgccgtcg cccgtccaca
    21601 cggatgaaga tatcgaccat cttgtcggcg cgctgtctgc cctctggcaa cgctgtcaga
    21661 tcgcccgaat gccgatggcg gcccagtaat acaaaagcgc cccctagcgt gacacttcgc
    21721 cgtctcttcg gaggcggcgt ttttttggtc agatcaggta gagggcgaag atgatgatga
    21781 caaagcctgt cagcaccatg gtgaaccccc gcagccaggc cgggctgttt gcgagatcaa
    21841 gatagcaagc caggataacg cgacatttcg ccagtgcgag gaccagaata caccccgcca
    21901 gaacggctgg cgggatgggc agcacagtca gcagagcaga tgcaacgctg agcgccagaa
    21961 ggctgagcca tgcgcgtgtg agcgtattcg ggagcctccg gcgggagtat tttggaaaag
    22021 atgaagctgc gggcatccgt attatcccaa caggtagatc acggggaaaa gcaggatcca
    22081 gaccagatcg accatgtgcc agaactgcgc acctgcctca atgttgcgtg gatcgtcacg
    22141 ccaggcgacc agcagcagga taccgacccc tgccaacaca tgtgcggcgt gaaacccggt
    22201 cagcagataa tagaacagga aaaatgggtg ggtctcatag gtgatcccct gtgcagcttt
    22261 gcccgcgtat tccgcacctt tgatgatcag gaacacgaca cccagcgcgg cggcagtgat
    22321 caaggccatt cgggccacgc cccggcgcgc gatttttcgc cacttcagcg cctgcgccgc
    22381 cagatagccc gaggtgacca gcaccaccgt gttgagcgcc gcccctgtcc ggtaaaggtg
    22441 cgattgagcc tcggcaaatc ctgtcgggtc ggtcaggcgc acgcccataa aggcaatcag
    22501 gcccgcgccg aaaaccagca attccgagat gatcagaacc cacatcagca gctcgcccgg
    22561 aagctcatcg atcaatgagg cgtcactcat gctccaacca gttggcggta gatctgaggc
    22621 agggccatga tcagccggtg cgggtcgggg atgacggcga agccgccttg accgaacatg
    22681 cgaggaaacc agcttttgcc ggttttgtcg atggtaacgc caaagaccga ttgccctgcc
    22741 cgacgcgcct ctcgcacggc catgcaggtg tcttcgatac cgtggcgacc ctcgtaatgg
    22801 tccaggtcgt tgggtttgcc gtcagtgatg atcaacagca accggcgttt gcgcgattgg
    22861 caggccagat cggcggaaca atggcggatt gcggcgccga ggcgggtata gtggccggga
    22921 cgcagcgagg ctatgcgctg ttccaccaaa ccacccatcg gctcgtcgaa gcgtttacag
    22981 cgctgcacgt aaacccgctg gcgtttcagc gagctgaaag cgtggatggc gaaatcgtcg
    23041 ccgcaggcgt tcagacccca ggcgagtgcc gcaagagcct cgcgttcaat gtcgatcacg
    23101 gcgcggcctg tgacggcgct ttcggtcgag cggctgacat ccagcaggat agacaccgcc
    23161 agatcgcgcg cctcggggcg cgattgcatc caaatgcgtt cggtgccttc gccattggca
    23221 caacggtcta cctgcgcccg aacggctgcc tcgatatcca attggtcacc atccagatga
    23281 ccgcgcgtca tcacgcggcc cgggcgcagc gcctcgaact ggcgtttcac ggcgcggatg
    23341 cggcgggcag tggcggggtc tttgccgaac tcggcggcat cttcgcgaat ctcggcatcc
    23401 gaggtcagaa cgttgacatg atcgggcaag tattggccga tgcgcacgtc ccattcggga
    23461 tacaaaaccc gtcccgacag gcgttcgcgg ttcacgtcct ccggagcgag gtccagatga
    23521 agtttcagtt tggtcggcgg cgccttcgag atctgaccca agccaatctc ttcctgatca
    23581 tcggcggctt tcttggcgtt atcaggatcg tcatcgtcga tgcgccggtt gatgttcagg
    23641 aactcggccc aactgaggat cgcttcgaac ttgtgcagga tgaaactgtc gctgcggttg
    23701 gcctgatccg atttgcggcg gcgggcacgg tgagtttttt cgccggattc ctcaggtggt
    23761 ccttcggttt cggggttctc cactttgtta tgttcggaga acccgaccgg gcgcaactcg
    23821 ggccacagcg ggacaggccg gaaatgctga tagccgcgcg gggcggtgag gtcgtcatcc
    23881 aacgctagaa gatgttcagc ctttggcgac aaaggcgcgg ggtcacccag catgtggcgg
    23941 accaattctt caaccgctgc ctcgacgggt ggcagcccgg aaatgtcgcg ttgatacagc
    24001 acgcccttac acagttccgc atatagcggg cgcaggccgg gggcgttgtg caacgccgcc
    24061 tcgaccatct gtcgggcggc aacaagcgca tgcaggtcgg cgcgcaacgg gtcgtcttcg
    24121 tcgatacgag ttccggcatg tgcagcggcg gcggccagcc agacataaag cgcaccgttg
    24181 gcttcacgcg cgggaaacac cgccagccga tccggcaaac gcagaacttc gccatcgaac
    24241 gacgcacgcg gcattagctc ggcctcggtt gccagacgac gacgccaccc cagacggtgg
    24301 cgcgaaatct cgggcgagac cgggcgcaat tctacgcccg gactaccccc aagtcctcga
    24361 aagaggactg ccagccgccc tgcgacctct gagaggtcga ccgcggctcc atcatgcact
    24421 tcaggtgcat caaggcgact ggcaagggtg tgccacagtt tcccgatcgt ttcttcgggt
    24481 tcccatggct caaaatcgat cctgaccatc ggccggcctc acccaaagac agccgtgaca
    24541 agatcgagga gcccgcgttt gatatcctca tcatcagtca gaggttcgat cattgcggcg
    24601 aggatggcgc ggtcggtgga catgccctgt gcgatcagcg tcgcggcata aacgaccaga
    24661 cgggtggaca cgccttcctc aaggtcctga cccttaagcc cgcgcaactt acctgcaagg
    24721 cgtaccagcg gtttacagcg ttcaagcggc agaccgcttt cttgcgcgac gacttcggcc
    24781 tccatctcgg gcgaaggaaa gtcgaactcc agcgagatga accgctgcct ggtcgagggt
    24841 ttcagggttt tcaggatatt ctggtatccg gggttgtacg aggccaccag catgaagccg
    24901 ggcgcggcct caagctcttc gccggtgcgg tcgatcggca ggatgcgccg gtcatcggtc
    24961 agcgggtgca gcacaacggt gacgtccttg cgggcttcga ccacctcatc aaggtagcag
    25021 atcgcgcctt cgcgcaccgc acgagtcaga gggccatcaa cccagacggt ttcgccgccc
    25081 ttcaacaggt agcgaccgat caggtcggcg gcggcgaggt catcgtggca ggccacggtg
    25141 taaagcgggc ggccaagctt ggcggccata tgggccacaa agcgggtctt accgcaacct
    25201 gttggacctt tcagcaaaac cggcaggtcg ttgttgtagg cggcggtgaa cacatcgcat
    25261 tcatcgcttt gggcgaggta gaagggggcg ttcgccgccc cctcattcag tttcatggag
    25321 ccatccatat ccattactcc gcaggggttt cagaggcacc gggttcaatc acctctttcc
    25381 ggggcaccca gatcgagtag atgaacagaa gcgcaccaag gaccacgacc acaccagagc
    25441 caagacgcat ccagtagaag atcgcgatct ggtcctgcac gtccatgaag tagtcaccga
    25501 ccacacgttg catgtgagtc tgcacggtac caccgaaggt caggacgaag gtcatgaaga
    25561 ccatgccgct ggtcataagc cagaacgagc ccatgttcag aacctgattg tagggatcac
    25621 ggttcttcag gatcggcatc gcatagctga agatcgccag gttgaggcag acataagcac
    25681 cgtagaaggc caggtgaccg tgggctgcgg tgatctgcgt gccatgggta tagtagttca
    25741 ccccgtgcag cgtgtgcagg aagccccaga caccggcacc gaagaaggca agcgttgcac
    25801 agcccagtga ccacagcaga gcagccttgt tagggtggtc acgacggccc ttccagacca
    25861 tgacgaaggc aaaggccatc atcgcgaaga acgggatcac ctcgaggctt gagaagatcg
    25921 aaccgatcca ctgccaatag ccgggtgtac cgatccaata gtagtggtga cctgtcccaa
    25981 ggatgcccga gaacagcgcg gcggcgacga tgacatagag ccatttctcg accacctcac
    26041 ggtcaacgcc cgtaagcttc agcatcaggt aggccaggat cgaggccatg atcagctccc
    26101 atacgccttc gacccatagg tggacgacat accaccagta ttgcttgtcg agcgacaggt
    26161 tgcccgggtt gtagaaagca aacaggaaca gaagcgccag accccagagg cccagaacaa
    26221 ggatgctcga aatcgccgtc ttcttgccct tcagaacggt cagtgacacg ttgtaaagga
    26281 acatcagcgc ggccacgacg atgcccgcct tgacccattt gggttgttca aggaactcgc
    26341 gcccctcttt gcccagcagc cagttgcctt cgaacaggtt gaagacatag gtcacgacca
    26401 cgcccagcgt accaaccaca agaataatca actgcagata ggccagcttg gtcgaatgga
    26461 tctcgcgctc ggtctcttcg gggatcagga agtaggccgc accgaagaag cccagcagca
    26521 gccagacgat cagagagttg gtgtgcagca tccgtacgat attgaacggc agaagctcac
    26581 tcaggaagtt cgggaataca tagatgaaac cggccagcag gccgccgatt acctgtaccg
    26641 cgaacagggc catcgctact gcgaagtagg cgtaggcgat tttttgggat tcgtatttca
    26701 ttgctccgtt ccctttctca gcctgcctcg ttgggcggcc agccctgcgc atcgatgttg
    26761 tccgtccaga tcaagaagtt ggtcagatcg cggatctctt cgtcgctgag gttgaaattg
    26821 ggcatctgcc gacgaccggg aatgccggtc ggctgcgcct ccatccagcc cttgagcgct
    26881 tcaaaggccg attccgggtc gtccagcaca ccccagcggg tcatcacatt cccgacttcc
    26941 ggcgcgtagt aggcgccctc gcccaggatc gtgtgacagt tgatgcaggc atgtttttcc
    27001 cagacatgtt tgccccgaac cacactgtca tcaagcttcg ccgaattctc ggagttgacg
    27061 atgtaccagt gcgagtgggc cgacagggcc aggaagatga ggatgaagaa cagtgacccg
    27121 ccatagaata tgttgcgagc catgctcttt gtcatgactt ctcgcattgc gctctccttt
    27181 gcgcagatta gctagtctga tgacaatggc gggtgggtcg cagggctgcc ttaacgaaag
    27241 tcaagcatgc caaagtaagc gcggaattgg acacctgtgg tcataattgc gtcagtatca
    27301 ctaaaatgcc ctcagattgc cttgaaaaat agtacttaga acagcatgtt tccggacgtt
    27361 cgaacagttg aagcgagcgt tctcgatata ttggtgaata gaggtgcgta gatggcacct
    27421 gaagcgtggt ggttaaagaa tggcgaacta ctcatacatc ggatacgcac ccggcgtcat
    27481 tacggtgaat acaattgggc ctgatacgat caccctggac gcaagctatg accccgcgac
    27541 ggaccgaagg gtattcaatg ttgaggacga ggccggtggt ttcattcgaa atgggtttgg
    27601 cccgccagtt cccgataccg gggatgtttt caacggcgac agattcaaca acgaaaatgg
    27661 cgacgacgat acacagatcg gaatggtaac aaaccttgat ggttcgacaa cgtttctgag
    27721 cggcgacatc tatctggaag aatcctacat tctgacgaat cccggcggtg ggacaatcac
    27781 tgtgtacctt gtcgaggttg aaggaaccaa cgctggctac ataacctctg agcccctaga
    27841 tcccggggtg acgtattcga tgagcgtcgt caacgttaca ccgagcaacg caccggacac
    27901 gactgacccc ggttccatcg ttgatgttcc ttgtttctcc gccggaacgc ttatcgcgac
    27961 acctgatggt gatgtcgcga tagaaacgct ttccgctggt gacaaggttg tcaccttgga
    28021 tcatggacca caaccaattc gctggatcgg cgcgcgcgct ctggataggt ctgaatttgc
    28081 gctcaatccc aagctgcgcc cgatccgaat cacagcgggc agcctgggaa gcaacctgcc
    28141 gcgacgtgat ctgttggtct cgccgcagca tcgcatgttg atccgttcga gtatcgccgt
    28201 tcgcatgttc gacagcgagg aggttctggt cccagcccat aagctggtcg gcatacatgg
    28261 cataaccgtc gacgagacag ctcagggcgt ggtgtatttc catattctgt tcgaccggca
    28321 tgagatcgtg cttgcggaag gcgcgccgtc agaaagccta ttcacaggca agcaagcctt
    28381 gaaaggaata cagcccgagg cgctggccga aattgttgcg ctcttcccag agttagcttt
    28441 gccagaccat caaccaatcg cagcccgcca gattccaaaa cgcggaagac aaatccatac
    28501 tttgctgcaa cggcatatta aaaatgacag ggcgttgctc cgaccttctt aatctaagaa
    28561 ccgttgctca ggccgctaga cgtggcccgg tcaacgcggg ccacatcgca accagataca
    28621 agacgatggc gcagatccac agcccatctg aggccagcat cgcaaccaga tatccctggt
    28681 caaacgccga cccgacccag cgcaaaactg cggctgccgc catcaaaccg taagcgatcg
    28741 ccatgggtgg cgaggccacg agggcacggc cactatggcc gagggcggcc cgactcatca
    28801 cggcaagggt catgccgccg acgcaaccaa tgcccaaaat atgcagcgcc ccgatctcgc
    28861 tgccgaaccc cagcactgcc agcccccaca ggatcaggcc cagcgccagc atgcccagcc
    28921 ccagatgcaa cgcgatcagg atcggctgcc gcagtgccca gcgtgcgcgc caacgtgcca
    28981 tgcgcaggat ctgagcaacg ccaagcatca gcgcgatagc gcctgataca ggtccgattc
    29041 caaagacgag cacgctcagc ggcagtgaca gtgcaagccc catggcggct ttatcaaacg
    29101 ctcctaccga aataggccag ttggattcgg gctctcccgc gcgtttcatc gcatttcggg
    29161 tgaaagctgg cgtaatgcgc ccaccaagta tcgcgattag gctacagagc gtcagcaacc
    29221 ccgcccgcaa tccgatgtcc agcgtatcgc tggtcacacc gatccactct aaatgggtta
    29281 acaagttggc aatccagatc gcactgagca gcaaaaggaa taccatgttc tgcggtttgg
    29341 ggcgtcggat cagctgagta gcaatctttg ccgccagaat tggaacaaag accagatcga
    29401 acacagcgac cagaacaggc ggcagcgcac cggagaacca catcgctacc cgcccggcca
    29461 accagagacc tgcagccagc atgatgaacc gggcgcgcgc ctctggggtc ccggtccagt
    29521 tgggaacagc cgtcagaaag aacccgccca gagctgctgt ggcatagcca aagatcatct
    29581 catgcgcgtg ccacattggg ggactcatgg aataggttgg gtcttcgtat ccgaccaacc
    29641 cggtctgcgt catcaaccaa aaaccccacg cgcctcccgc gaacagacca aaaagtccgg
    29701 cggacaggaa aaagatgcga aacccctcgc ccaatacgcg cgcgatcact gccgacatgc
    29761 ctgttctcct cggcctcaat ggctgttgga acaggtttag caaggccgac cagtgatgga
    29821 cttaaccgaa atcaagcatc cgaaaaacat gtccctgaaa ctcaggtttt ccctttgttt
    29881 tatggctcat tatagcccgt caatttccaa tttgcgcgcg ttccgttgac tttcgtcaag
    29941 gatgacaaac gcgtgatgtt tcaccctagg acctgcctca ccagcaaatg gagagtgatc
    30001 atgtcacttg gaatcagcta caacagaact ggccgcgcct taggggtcgg tttggcaatg
    30061 ttgctgggca gcgtcgctgc gccagtcttt gccgaagagc caaccctgag caaggaagcc
    30121 tttgaatcat caaaacaact ttactttgaa cgctgcgccg gttgtcacgg tgtgttgcgc
    30181 aaaggggcaa ccggcaaaag ccttgagccg ctggttgaaa cgaagaatga cgatggtacc
    30241 gtaaccgagt cgggcaccct gaaactgggg caggagcggc tggaaaaaat cattgcatgg
    30301 ggcaccgaag gcgggatgaa caacttctcg gacgtgatgt ccgaagaaga aatccgcgat
    30361 atggcgacct acatccagat ggagccgccc caaccgccag aaatgtcgct tgagcagatg
    30421 atggcgaccc gcaaggtcta tgtcgaaccc gaagactacc cgaccgagcc gctgcatggc
    30481 cgcaactggg aaaacttctt cgtggtcatc gagcgtgacg tgggcaaggt ggccgtgatc
    30541 gacggtgaca ccaaggaagt gctggcgcat atcccgaccg gttatgcggt gcacgttctg
    30601 aaagcctcgg aacatcacaa actggaagaa ccggaaaacc cgggccgctt ctggtacacc
    30661 atgggccgcg acgggaagat gaccaagatc gacctgtggc agaaccccga gaacatgctg
    30721 gttgccgagg ttaccattgg ttatgacgct cgcgacgtgg cggtatcggg tgacggtaaa
    30781 tacgtcatcg gtggcgccta ttggccccct catttcgcca tcgtcgacgc cgaaaccatg
    30841 gagccgaaaa aggttgtctc gacccgcggc tacaacgtgg acggggatta tgtggaagag
    30901 gcccgcgtgg ccgccatcta caccaccccg aacgagccca cgtggatcgt ggccgtcaag
    30961 gaactcggtc agctgtggca ggtggactac tccgatctgg acaacctgcg tatcgacaag
    31021 atcgacagcg caaagttcct gcatgacggg ttctttgatc cgaccggccg ttatttccag
    31081 atcgccgcaa acgcgtcgaa caagatggtc gtggtcgata ccgagactca caagctggaa
    31141 gctatgatcg ataccgcgcc gctgccgcac cccggcccgg gcgccaactg ggatgacccg
    31201 aattgcggtc ctgttgccgg tacgacccac ttgggcgaag gcacggttac cgtttggggc
    31261 aacgaccccg aaggccgccc ggacgatgcc tggaaggtct gctatgaggt ggaaaccgac
    31321 ggacccggcc tgttcatccg gacccatccg aactcggact acatctgggc cgaccagacc
    31381 aagcaccccg agcctgagat ccagcaatcg gtgcaggtca tcgacaaggc aaccggtgag
    31441 atcgtgaaaa cgatccagat cacagaagag gaaggcaacg tcgccgttca cttcgagttc
    31501 aaccaagacg gatccgaggt ttgggtgtcc aagtggaacc ggtcgacctc gaaagagcca
    31561 aatggagaga tcgtgatctt cgacgccaag acgctggaag agatcggccg cgtgaaggga
    31621 ctgtttgcac ccaccggcaa gttcaacgtc tacaaccgtt cgaaccacgt cacctgacgg
    31681 gttttgtact cagcaccgga aagggcgggc ccctcgcccg ccctttcctc gtttgactca
    31741 tcagccaaat ccacaggcct gacatccagg gccagaaaaa gaagccaaaa cggagaccgg
    31801 atatgacctc cgaaccggaa aagaaaaaac caatctggcg ccggtatttc ctgtggggaa
    31861 tgcccgtggc cgggatcgct gcggcctttg ccgccggcat catcttctgg ggcgggttca
    31921 acaccgctat ggaagctacc aacaccaagg aattctgcgt ctcgtgccac gagatgcgag
    31981 atttcgttta cgaagaatac accggcacaa tccacgacgt gaaccgttcg ggcgtaggcg
    32041 cggtctgttc cgactgtcac gtgcccaagg attggactca caagatcatc cgcaagatca
    32101 aggcgtccaa agaactgtat ggcaaggtgg tcggcaccat aaacacgcgc gagaaattcg
    32161 aagccaagcg cgtacatctg gctatgaatg aatgggagcg gatgaaatcc acggactcgc
    32221 gcgagtgccg caactgccat gacttcgagt cgatgatgcc cgagttccag aaaccccgcg
    32281 cccgtcagca gcacctgaac gcgatgaccg ttggtcagac ctgtattgac tgccacaagg
    32341 ggattgcgca ttcggacgcc cgtgaccggg cggatgaaga gtatctggaa gaactggaag
    32401 ccccgaaccc cgctttcatt cgcgaaattc ctgccgaata cctggcaagt ctcgaacgca
    32461 tcgaagccaa agaagccgcc gatgccgagg ctgagaaagc cgcgcgtgta gcccagcaag
    32521 aggccgtaca ggcccagatc gcagcagcgg ttgacgcagc cgtcgcggaa gagcgtgcca
    32581 aagcttctgg cgaagaagcc gcagccccgg caggtggcgg cagcgatgtt ggcacaaata
    32641 tcgattgggc cgctgtcccc ggttcagata tgaaactgtt ctatcccggt caggcctcgt
    32701 ttgaatgggt tcagaacggc agatcccacg gcggagcacg tcctttgacc aagggcggag
    32761 acaagtgcac cacctgtcac gccgccgaac tggacgcgat cggcaacaag atcgtggccg
    32821 gtggggatct ggaaccaacc ccgatcccgg gcaaacgcgg cgtgatagac gccaccgttc
    32881 aagccgcgca tgatgatgag accctctata tccgtctgca atggccggat gcgggccaca
    32941 accccgcccc ctttgtcgat ggcggcaaga tggacccgga caaccagatc aaggtggcca
    33001 tgatgatcac cggcactggg attgagctgg gcgatcaggt cggctgctgg gcctcgtgcc
    33061 acgcggacaa ctcctatatg ccctttgatc cgggtgccga tgcgattgcc gcaaacggcg
    33121 atgtctcggg tcggctgagc acgcaggaca ctgtgaccaa atacatcagc gaaagccgca
    33181 ccgaggtcga gatcaaaggc cgccgcggta aggcgctggg tggctgggac aagctgcagg
    33241 ccgccgatca gatcgagcag tatctggccg atggcaccta tctggacctg atgcgcgtct
    33301 acgcggacgg cagcgccacc aacggctatc tgctggaaca gcgcgtggtc aatgacggtg
    33361 agatcgccgc ctcggccagc cttgatgcag gtatgtggac cgtggtcttc acccgcccat
    33421 tgaactcggg cgcagccggt gacgtgccgc tggaggccgg tcagacctat acggtgggct
    33481 ttgccatcca cgatgacttt gccgccgcac ggttccacca cgtgacgctg gataccagcc
    33541 tggcattgga cgacgacaat gccttcatca acgtcgtcaa acaataagga agaggggccg
    33601 ggcaatccgg ccccttccgc ttaaaagagg agacttggac aatgaaaccc caacaccttc
    33661 tccctgcgct gctgcttctg gccgcgcccg catgggcaga ggacaccgcc gcgctgtgtg
    33721 ccgaagccga agagcgctat gtcgagctgt tcggtcagcc ctcctccgcc gttgaggatg
    33781 ccgatgtggt gctgatgtac aaatacacgt tctgcccagc cgagctaacc gtgaaaccgg
    33841 gcacaaccgt gcgctgggtg aatgtcgata agcgcaccag tcactcggtc ctactgaaag
    33901 acggcagcga gcccgaaagc gaccgtttgt ttcctgagga gacggttgac ctgaccttcc
    33961 tcatcccggg tccgcaggac tatctgtgcg gcccacattg ggagacacag aacatgatcg
    34021 gcatgatcac cgtcgaaccc tgagccgagg caatcataca ggcaagccga aaggagcgcg
    34081 gggcaattcc cgcgctcctt aactttagtc aaggaggttc ctttccgatt acgccagtct
    34141 ggccgcatga cacgcccggc tcacccagca acgtcccctg atcgcgcagg aattccgggc
    34201 tccgaagaca ttcagaccaa gcgagtttgc acatgagcgg taaggttttt ctgattggcg
    34261 caggccccgg tgaccccgaa ctgatgaccc tgcgcgcgct gcggatgctg caagaggcgg
    34321 acgtggtggt ctatgaccgt ctggtctcgg ccgatatcct caatctgcac tctgatggcg
    34381 cacggctgat cccggttggg aaggccccca agtgtcatac cgtgccgcag gatcgcatca
    34441 acgaaatcct cgtcgaagaa gccagcgccg gtcacaccgt tgctcgcctc aagggcggcg
    34501 atccgatgat cttcgggcgt ggatcggaag aggccgcgca cctgatggca aacggcatcc
    34561 cagtcgaata cgcgccgggc attaccgcag cgcagggggc atcctgttcg acaggcgtgc
    34621 cgctgaccca tcgcgggttg gcgacatcgg tgcaatatgt caccgggcac cgacaggccg
    34681 acaaggtgct ggatctggat tggaaacgtc tggccgaccc ggactcgacc ttagtcgtct
    34741 atatgggcgt cgccaatatc ggccagatcg ccatgggact gatgaccgag aacctgcccg
    34801 gctcaactcc ggttttggcg gtaggcaaag cgaccacacc tgatgagcgc cggatggtat
    34861 cccggctgga tcggctggcc gctgatgtgc gcaaggccgg gctaaaggcg cccacgctgt
    34921 tcatcatcgg caaggtagtt tcactttatg cagaacggcc tgtggccgac cttttggagc
    34981 aggcgcatgg ctaagttcgg ttccggaagg ccggcacagc aaccggctgt gagaggacgc
    35041 aaaggatggg cagcacgtgc tgttctcact tccgcagtgc ttgttgccac cacggccttc
    35101 gctgctgaca cgcttgaccc caacgcactg aaacgccttg tccatcagga ttgcggctca
    35161 tgccatgggt tatcgctgaa aggcggcctc ggccccgatc tgcggtccaa aacactggaa
    35221 cactacgatg ccgaggtact gaccggcgtg atcctcgacg gcatccccga caccgcgatg
    35281 cccccatggc ggcccttgat cagcgaagaa gaggccgaat ggatcgcccg ttacctgctg
    35341 gcacaggagg cacaatgaaa cagctcatcc ttaccctcgc cgccaccctt atgatgacca
    35401 ccgcccaggc tgaacccacg gcgaccggcg acctaggact tgtgatcgaa cgcgccaagg
    35461 gctcggttct tctggtggac caatccgacc gcgcagcgct ggcgcggatc gaaggtctgg
    35521 gcgatctgtc ccatgcctcg ctggtctatt cacccgatga acgctttgcc tatgtatttg
    35581 gacgagacgg cggcctgact aaggtggata tcgtcacccg ccagatcgtg aaccgggtcg
    35641 tgcaggcggg caacgccatt ggcggtgcca tttcggatga cggcgagctg gtcgctgtat
    35701 cgaattatga acctggcggt gtgcgcgtct tcgatgcgga cacgctagag atggtcgcgg
    35761 acattcctac cgacagcaaa accatcggat tggtcgatgc acccggccgc cggtttgttt
    35821 ttaccatgtg ggacacgggc gaaacctgga ttgctgattt ctccaacggc gcacccgcga
    35881 tcaccaagat ccccgacatg ggcaagaatc cttacgacgc gctgatcacc gcaaatggcc
    35941 gcacctatat caccggcttg tttggcgagg atggcctgac cgcgctggac ctttgggccg
    36001 agacgcccga acccatccgc gtgctgccca actatgggcg cgggcaagag gagatgccgg
    36061 tctacaagat gcctcacctc gaaggctggg cgctgacggg gcgcgaattt gtgctgcctg
    36121 ccgtcggcca tcacgaggtt ctgtggatcg acgccgacac tctgaccgag accggacgta
    36181 cgcagaccca tggtcagccg gtctttgcca tggcccgtcc tgacgggcgg caggtttggg
    36241 taaactttgc ccaccctttg aacgacacca ttcaggttat tgattctgtg accaaggaga
    36301 tcattcacga attcaaaccc ggccctgccg tactgcatat ggagttcact ccgcgagggc
    36361 atgaggtctg gatcagcgtg cgcgacgcca acaaggttat ggtctacgac acgcaaacgt
    36421 ttgaaaaact gcgcgagatc gacgccgaca gcccatccgg cattttcttc accgcccgtg
    36481 cgcacagaat ggggctttga catgcaacac atcaccgatc ccatcgaccg ccgtttgctg
    36541 gacgagtttc agcgcgactt tccgattaca gagcgtccgt tccaggtgtt ggcgtctttg
    36601 ctagggctgg acgaagccga ggtgattgat cgccttactc gcatgcaggc caccgggcgg
    36661 attacacgcg tgggtgccac catcgctccg ggcgcggttt cggccagcac cttggccgct
    36721 gttgcggccc ccgaacatcg gttggaagag attgcagccc tgatcgacgc cgaaccgggc
    36781 gtgaaccaca actaccagcg ggaggatgac tggaacctct ggttcgtcgc aaccggcccg
    36841 gatcgcaccc atgtcgatga cacccttgca cggatatcgc agcgttccgg actgcgggtt
    36901 ctggacctgc gcctcgtacg tccattcaac gtcgatttgg gctttcgtat gtcgggaaaa
    36961 acacgcaatg ttcctggcct tcgtaaggtg gatcgctcag ccatgcagcc cggagatcgc
    37021 gagttgctgc aggcgctcag ctcgggcctg accctgacag agattcctta tgccgcattg
    37081 gcacaaacgc tgggcagaga tgattccgac gtaatggggc gtatcgaagc gctgcaaaca
    37141 gcaggcataa tctctcgtct cggggttatc gtgcgccacc gggcgctcgg ctggtcagcc
    37201 aatgcgatgg ttgtttggga catgccgccc gaacaggtgg acacggctgg accggcgctg
    37261 gcggcctatc ccggcgtgac gctttgctat gagcgcaacc cggtcaagga tgtctggccc
    37321 tatcgcctct attccatgat ccatgcacgc tcgcgccccg aagcgatgga ggttctggcc
    37381 gcagccgccg ctctgcccga actggcaggc gcacggaaca aagtgctgtt ttcgacccgt
    37441 tgtttcaaac agaccggcgc gttgatccaa ccgaaagagg cagcagcatg actatggacg
    37501 cgaccgaccg cgtaatcctg aaccggatgc aggacgacct gccgctgacc gcgtatccct
    37561 ttgccagtgt agcccaggaa cttgggattc ccgaagacga actcctaacc cgtctcgcac
    37621 gaatgaaaga gcagcggatc atcacacgtt tcggcccgtt tttcgacgct gctgcaatgg
    37681 gtggagcgtt ctgcctgtgc gccatggccg tgccagagga tgaattcgaa accgtcctga
    37741 ccaaagtcaa tgcgcacgcc gaggttgccc ataactatga gcgtacgcac cggctgaaca
    37801 tgtggttcgt gctggctacc gaaacgcctg aagggatcga ggccgccgct gatgcgatcg
    37861 aacgggaaac ggggatcgaa gttctccgtt tccccaaact acaggaattt ttcatcggct
    37921 tccgggtggc agcatgatcg acgttcagga cagagaaata atcgaagcgc tgcaaagcgg
    37981 cctgccgctt gtgccagcgc cttatgcagc cgttgccgaa acacttgggt tggacgagga
    38041 tgcccttttg tatcgtctgg cggagctgaa atcgcatggt gttatccgcc gtatcgccgc
    38101 cgctccgaac cactacaagc tggggatgac ggcaaacggg atgactgttt gggatgtaga
    38161 cggcagccag gtcgcggaat tgggcgcacg gatcggggcg ctgccctttg tcacccactg
    38221 ctacgaacgt ccccgcgccc tgcccgattg gccctataac ctgttcgcca tggtccacgg
    38281 ttctgaccgg gacgaagtcg agaaaaaacg cgccgagatc ttcgcaattc tgggcgatgc
    38341 ctgccgggcc aaggacatcc tctattccac gcgcatcctg aagaagacag ggctgcggtt
    38401 gaaaaagaaa ggctgagaca tgttccgcct gaccgaatac atgcagcagc tcgtcaaacc
    38461 gacaccggtg cgcagacgcc gtcccggccc ggtgaagccg gtagtgatct ggaacctgac
    38521 gcggcgctgc aatctgaaat gccgccactg ttacaccgtt tcagcagatg tcgcgttccc
    38581 cggtgagctc agtcacgagc aagccatggt aacccttgag gatctgggcc aattccgcgt
    38641 cccggccctg atcctctcgg gtggggaacc gctggaccgg ttcgatttct tcgacatcgc
    38701 caaacgcgcc cgcgatctgg tgccgatgct ggcactgtcg accaacggta cgcggattta
    38761 cgacgaaacc gccgacatga tcgccgacgt gggcttcaac tatgtcggca tttcgctgga
    38821 cgggatcggg gccacaaatg actggttccg gggcgtcgaa ggcgcctttg ccgatgctct
    38881 gcgcggcgta cgcgaatgta agaaacgcgg tatcaaggtg ggcctgcggt tctgcctgac
    38941 cgaaggtacg caacatcacc tgcctgacct gctgcaactg tgcgacgatg agggtgtcga
    39001 caagttctac ctgtctcacc tcgtctatgc cgggcgcggt gacaagaacc gaggcgagga
    39061 tgccgagcat ttgcgcactc gtaagggttt ggatttgttg ttggaacgtg cgtgggaagc
    39121 cgtctcgggc ggccgtccgc tggatatcgt gactggcaat aacgatgccg atgccgggta
    39181 tttcctgaac tgggttcggt tgcatttcga ccatgacaaa gctgccaatg tgcgggaaca
    39241 tcttgcggcg tggggtggca actctagcgg tttgggcgtg gccaatatcg acaacctcgg
    39301 ccgcgtgcat cccgatacct attggtccga ttacactgtt ggcaatgtga agaccaaatc
    39361 gttttcggaa ctctggacca gcgatgaccc gatgctcgcc atgctgcgta cccgtccgcg
    39421 tcctttgaag gggcgttgcg gggcctgtca gttaaaggat gtctgcggtg gcaacacccg
    39481 catccgtgcc ttgcaactga ccggcgaccc gtgggccgag gacccggcct gctatctatc
    39541 aaacgaagaa atcggcgtgc agggcgcagg cgagcgtctg caggtcacgc cgttccgagg
    39601 gaaaagccat gatccggcgc atcaattctt ttgacacctt gaaaatcggc acattctgct
    39661 cgctgctgct gaccggcgca gcttgggctg atgcaccttc ggattatgcc gaattctgtg
    39721 cctcatgcca tggtgaaaac cgtctgggtg gggtcggtcc ggcgctgatc cccgagacgt
    39781 tgaaacggat gcgtgggcca cgcgtggcgg cggtgattgc cgaagggcgt acggccaccc
    39841 agatgcctgc gttttcgcac gagttggacg cgttgcagat cgaggaactg gcgggatggt
    39901 tgaaatctcc gctggagacc gatcccgaat ggggtgaggc cgatatcatg gccagccgga
    39961 ctctggataa tgagtacgta tcggttgacg cgcctgtctg gtacagcgac ccgatgaaca
    40021 tcacgctggt ggtggaaaca ggcgatcatc atgtcagtgt gctggacggt gatacgttcg
    40081 aggttctgga tcggttcgaa accccgttcg ccgtgcatgg tgggccgaag ttcagccccg
    40141 atgggcgcta tgtcttcatc atgtcgcgcg atggctgggt gcagaaatat gatatctggg
    40201 cgctgaaaca ggtgggccgc gtgcgcgcgg ggttaaacag ccgcaacatc gccatgtcgg
    40261 gtgacggcaa atgggtggca gtagcgaact atttaccgaa ctcactgacc ctgctgtcga
    40321 cagaggactt gtcggtcgcg aaagtcattg aagtcaaaag caaaaagggc gttcccagcc
    40381 gcgtttccgc cgtttatcag gcaccgccgc gcgaaagctt tgttctggcg ctgaaggatg
    40441 tccccgagat ttgggaggtg ttctacgggg ccaacccgcc gcaatccggt attggccacg
    40501 atttccgcat cgaggggcag ttcaagaacc ctgacccgtt ccccgtgcgc aagatcacca
    40561 cgcctgatta tctggacgat ttctttttcg atcaaagtta tgaatacgtt atgggcgcct
    40621 cgcgtgatgg caagggcggg caggtgattg atctggtgat cggtcataag atcgcagatc
    40681 tggacctgcc gggtatgcct cacttaggtt cggggatcac ctggcagcag ggcgacacca
    40741 ccgtgatggc tacgccgcat ctgaccgatg gcacggtctc ggtgatcgac atgggaacat
    40801 gggaaaccgt caagcggatc aaaaccgaag ggccaggatt cttcatgcgc agccatgaga
    40861 actcgcctta cgtctgggcc gatgtgttct ttggcccgaa caaggatgcc atgcacgtga
    40921 tcgacaagca aagccttgaa atcgtgaaaa ctttgcgccc cgcgccgggc aagaccgtgg
    40981 ctcatgtcga gtttaccaag gatggcagtc acgcgctggt ttcgatctgg gaagatgacg
    41041 gcgcggtgat cgtctatgac gcgcaaacgc tggaagaggt ccgccgcctg ccgatgcgca
    41101 aaccgtctgg gaagtacaat gtctggaaca aaatcacctt ctcggaaggc accagccact
    41161 gaaggcaaat ggccggtctg gaagctggcc atcctgcttt atcctgccac ggctctgacc
    41221 gtggccatca acctgtttct ggctgggctg atcctgcaca gcgcggggtt tggtgccatt
    41281 gaaccagtac ctgcgatctt atggtccatc cccttgggcg tgcccgcctc atggctggca
    41341 gggcgctggg tgcgtggcct gatggatgag gcagacgatt gatttgaaaa gaaaatcaga
    41401 aaattgcttc acctaaccta agtcaagtcg cgactcggta gaatccaata ccccaaaggc
    41461 atagctttcc gagtcggaga ctccatgcct gccctgatcc ctctgcacaa tctccctgta
    41521 cgcgcaactc gcgcggcatg tgggttggca ggcatattcc ttctgttgtt gcaggccttt
    41581 ggaccggcgc tggcgagtcc cggtgaaagt gtctggatgg agatctgctc ggaaggcggc
    41641 gcggtctggg ttgaagttga tcttgaggag gacaccgaag acccgaccgc gtactgccca
    41701 aaatgcgccg attgcgcgct gtgcgctgtc accagtgcag cgcccgcacc cgagctggtg
    41761 cagataccgc aaatcggaaa cttccgtgtt gtacagcttc agaacagcaa atcttccatg
    41821 ttgtacaagt cgcataagct gtggcccgaa acccggggac ctccgcgccc gacccaagaa
    41881 actgctgaac gcgccctgcg cgcgtccatg gcgtccaccc taagtatagg agatgcgccg
    41941 tggccgtaag tcgcgcaatc catataatgc tggcccttgc cctgtcctgc ctgatggcga
    42001 tcagtgccca tgccgacagc ctcgccagct tcctgcccga gattgaaccc gccgatctgg
    42061 cccccggtgc tgatgccatt gggccggtcc gcgatgacgt tccggttgca cccgttctga
    42121 aggccggcga gaccgttgcc tgggccttcc taacctctga cttcgttggc accaccggct
    42181 attccggcaa accgatccat gtggtcgccg ccatcgatga tcaagcggtg ctaaccggtg
    42241 tgcaattggt caaacactcg gagcccatcg ttctgattgg catccccaac gcgcgcatgg
    42301 ttgagctgac cgaaggctat gccggtctgg acttgaaggt tgaggctgaa accggcggtg
    42361 aggggcatga cctcgatatc atctcggggg ccaccgtcac gatcatggtg attgatgaca
    42421 gtcttgtgcg cggcggcatc aaggtggcgc gggcgctggg gttgggcggt ttgtctccgc
    42481 tgcaggccga tgggccgaaa cgcgaagtcg atctggcgca ggatgcggta tacgactgga
    42541 acaccctgtc cggcaacggc tcggtccggc gactaacgct ggatatcggg caggtcaacg
    42601 ctgcgttcga agccaccgga gatcagcgcg ccatcaaacg ccctgaaccc ggcgaaccag
    42661 atgacaccta tattgatatg catatggcgt tggtatccgt gccgtcgatc ggcaagtcgc
    42721 tgctgggtga ggccgaatat caaaacatgg tcgactggct ggacgaaggc gagcaggcca
    42781 ttctggtgct ggggcgtggg gcctacagct tcaagggctc gggctatgtc cggggcggga
    42841 ttttcgaccg gattcagttg atccaaggcg acaattcggt gcgattcttc gacaagcagc
    42901 agcgccggtt gggcaaggtt gcggcacccg atgccccaag tttcacggaa ttggacatct
    42961 tcaagatccc cgctgaggcc gagtttgatc cggccgagcc ctttcgcctg caactgttgg
    43021 cgcagcgggc tgtgggcgcg gttgagaaga cctttctgac cttcgatctg ggctacaaac
    43081 tgcccgagca gtatctgctg cccgttgcgg cgccagtagt tgtcgatgac gccaccggcg
    43141 aggcagcagc caaggccgcg ctttggaaac gcatctggaa ggaccgcacg gttgagatcg
    43201 gggtgctggg cgtcatgctt ttggtgctga cggcgacatt cttcttccag ttccacgcca
    43261 ccatgaacgc ccgcgtcttc tattggttcc gcatcggata cctgaccatg acgctgttct
    43321 tcatcggctg gtacgccaat gcgcagctga gcgtggtgaa cctgatggcg ctggcaggca
    43381 gtctgcgcac cggcttctct tgggatgcct tcttgctgga cccgttggtc ttcatccaat
    43441 ggttcgctgt cgctgccgcg ctgctgttct ggggtcgggg tgcttattgc ggctggctgt
    43501 gcccgttcgg cgcgctgcag gaactgacca acaagatcgc gcgggccttc aaggtgccgc
    43561 aatggacact gccctggggc ctgaatgagc ggctctggcc cgcgaaatac atgatcttcc
    43621 tcgtgttgtt cgggatcagt tttgtctcga tcccgctggc tgaaacctat gccgaggtcg
    43681 agccgttcaa gaccgcgatt attctgaaat tcatgcgcga ctggcccttc gtggtctttg
    43741 cgctgaccct gctggggatc gggctgttca tcgaacggtt ctattgccgc tatctctgcc
    43801 ccttgggtgg tgcgctggcg atccctgccc gtatccgcat gttcgactgg ctgcgccgct
    43861 acaaggattg cggcaccccc tgtcagacct gcgccaacga atgccccgtt caggcgatcc
    43921 accccaccgg tgagatcaat ccgaacgagt gcgtcacctg cctgcattgt caggtgctct
    43981 accagtccga ggacaaatgt cccgtcgtta tccgccagtt gaaacggcgg gccaagacag
    44041 ggtcggttca accgaaaacc cccctcggac aaccaccggc gaaccatccg aacgccaaac
    44101 cgcaaaccgt ttcctaaaaa ggaggaacga tcatgtcgga acacgataag aaactgaacg
    44161 tcacacgccg cggactgctg ggtgcatctg caaccggcgc cgtgttggcc gggaccggtc
    44221 tgggcagcac cctgatgacc gcgaaagagg ccagcgccgc cgccaatgcc gcgctggagc
    44281 ccggcgagtt ggacgaatat tacggcttct ggtcctcggg tcagaccggc gaggtgcgta
    44341 tcctcggcgt gccgtcgatg cgcgagttga tgcgcattcc ggtattcaac cgctgctcgg
    44401 ccaccggctg gggccagacc aacgagtcgc tgaagatcct gaccgaaggg ctgctgccag
    44461 agaccaagca gtacctggcc gccaatggca aagtcaccta cgacaatggc gacctgcacc
    44521 acccgcacat gtccttcacc gatggcacct atgatggccg ctatttgttc atgaatgaca
    44581 aggccaacac acgcgtcgcg cgcatccgct gcgacgtgat gaaatgcgac aagatcatcg
    44641 aaatcccgaa cgcgcatgac atccacggtc tgcgtccgca gaaatacccg cgtaccggct
    44701 atatcttcgc caatggcgaa cacgaggcac cgctggtcaa tgatggcgag atcctcgatg
    44761 atccgtcgca atatgtgaac atcttcactg ccatcgacgg tgacacgatg gagatcgcat
    44821 ggcaggtgat ggtgtcgggc aacctcgaca acactgactg cgactatcag ggcaaatacg
    44881 cattctcgac ctcgtataac tcggaaatgg gtatgaacct ggccgagatg accgagaatg
    44941 agctggacca cgtggtcgtg ttcaacctga aaggcatcga agacgcgatt gctgctggca
    45001 actatcagga gctgaacggc gtcaaggtcg tggacgggcg caaagaggcg ggcggtaacc
    45061 tgacccgtta catcccgatc ccgaactcgc cgcacggagt gaacgcagca cccgacaaga
    45121 aacacatcat gatcaacggc aagctgtccc cgaccgtatc cgtgatcgat gtggaaaagg
    45181 tcgatgcgct gtttgccgac aatgccgatc cacgctcggc catcgtggcg gaaccgcagc
    45241 tgggtctggg cccgcttcac accgcgtttg acggcaaggg caacgcctac accaccctgt
    45301 tcctggacag ccaggtggtg aagtgggaca tcgccaaggc catcgaagcc tacggtggtg
    45361 cggatgttga tccgatccta gacaaagtgg atgtgcatta tcagccgggc cacaattcga
    45421 cctcgatggg cgaaacggct gaggctgatg gcaagtggct gatttcgatg aacaagttct
    45481 cgaaagaccg cttcctgaac gtcggaccac tgaagccgga aaacgagcag ttgatcgata
    45541 tctcgggtga taagatgaag gtggtccatg acggcccgac cttcgcggaa ccgcatgact
    45601 cgatcctcgt gcaccggtcc aaggtgaacc cggtcaatgt ctgggatcgc aacgacccga
    45661 tgtgggaaga agcgcgccag caggctgccg ccgatggtgt ggaccttgaa gagggcgccg
    45721 aggagccaat ccgcgatggc aacaaggtgc gggtctacat gacctcgacc gcgccggtgt
    45781 tcagccttga gaagttcacc gtcaaacagg gtgacgaggt aacgttgtat atcaccaacc
    45841 tggatgacgt ggatgacgtg acccacgggt tgtgcctgtc gaacttcggc atcgcgatgg
    45901 aggttgcgcc gcaggccacc gcctcggtca ccttcattgc cgaccgtccg ggcgtgcact
    45961 ggttctattg ccagtggttc tgccacgcgc tgcacatgga gatgcgcggc cggatgttcg
    46021 ttgagccgcg gagcgcgtaa ccatgcgttg gtccctgctc ataccgctcc tgctcggctc
    46081 gcccctttgg gcggcggatt gggatgtgcc caaccgggca ggggccatca acgagatact
    46141 ggcgcaggcg gcggatgggg acaccctccg cctgagcccc ggcgtttaca cagaaacgct
    46201 ggttctggac cggcccgtca cgattgacgg gctgggacag gccaccatcg acggacaagg
    46261 cgaaggcagc gtcatcaccg tgaccgggcc gggtgtgacc gtgcgcggtc tgacggtgat
    46321 cggatcgggc tcggaccatg acgggatcga cagcggcatc cagttgacca agacggccca
    46381 tgcgccggtg gtcgaagaca atgtgctgct gggcaatctc tatggcatcg acatccatgg
    46441 ggccaaggac agtatcgtcc ggcgaaaccg gattgaaggg cggcaagacc agcgcatgaa
    46501 cgagcgtggc aatggcgtct atgtctggaa cgcgccgggt gcggtggttg aggacaacga
    46561 tatccgctat ggccgcgacg gaatctttgt aaactcgtcg aagaagaaca ccttcaccgg
    46621 caacctgttt agcgatctgc gttttgccgt gcattacatg tatgccgaca attcggtggt
    46681 cagcgacaac gtctcgatcg gcaatgatct gggctacgcg gtgatgttca cgaccaatgt
    46741 gaccgtggcc aataacgtct cgatcggcga ccgcgaacat ggcgtcatgc tgaactatgc
    46801 caacaaaagc accatcaccg gaaacgttgt gaaaggtgcg aaagagaaat gcaccttcct
    46861 ctataactcg aacaagaacg agttcaccga taactggttt gagggatgcg gcatcggcat
    46921 ccactttacc gctggcagcg agcgcaaccg catcgttggc aattcattca tcggaaaccg
    46981 gacgcaggtg aaatatgtct cgaccaaatg ggtcgagtgg tccgaagacg gacgcggcaa
    47041 ctactggtcc gatttcgccg cttatgatgt ggatggcaac ggcattgccg atgcccccta
    47101 tcgccccaat gacagtatgg accatgtgct gtggacccaa ccctcagcca aactgctgct
    47161 cggctcgcct gccgtgcaac tggtgcgctg gtcgcaatcg gccttcccgg cgttgttgcc
    47221 ggggggcgtg atggacagca acccattgat gcaagcccct gaactcccag ctatgaaaaa
    47281 ggtgcctcat gacggataag gccctgtcaa tcgaccatgt tctcaaggac cgtggaaaaa
    47341 accgcgttct tgacgatatc accctgtctc ttgcccccgg tcagcgcgtt gcgctgttgg
    47401 gccataacgg tgctggcaag tcgacgctga tcaaatctat cctcggcctg acgccgatcc
    47461 atggcggagc cattcggatc ggagacgcca cccccggtag tgctcaggcg cgtcgcgaga
    47521 cggcctatct gcccgaagcg gtgtcatttc atcccgcctt gacggggcgc gagcagttga
    47581 ccctgtttgc gcagctttca ggtgcaaagg ccgacgtgct tggcctgttg gagcgcgttg
    47641 gtctcagcga cgcattggac cgtcggatcg gcacctattc caaaggcatg cggcaacgtt
    47701 tgggtctggc gcaggtgctg ctgggacaac cgaaagtggc tttgctggat gagccgacaa
    47761 gcgggctgga cccgatctcg cggcaggacc tttatgccat catcgacgag ctggctgccc
    47821 aaggcacagc cgttctaatc gccagccatg cgctgaccga ggtcgaggcc cgtactgatc
    47881 gcatcgccat catgcgcaag ggtcggatgg tcgctgatga caccctgaac aatctgtcgg
    47941 ctctggccgg tctgccgatc cgcctgaagg tgcgcgccag tgccaatcct gatgtgctgg
    48001 ccgctgaact gggtggcaac cggatcaatg gggcatccgt tgaattgctc tgcgcacccg
    48061 aagacaagat ggaggcgctg cgccggatcg ccgggttggg cgacgcggtg gcggatgtgg
    48121 aaatgacgcc gcccaagctg gaagacctct atcgccacta cgcacaggag gatttgcaat
    48181 gacccgcttc ctcgccatca cccgcacaga aatgctgatc ctgcgccgca accgctggct
    48241 gctggtcgcc acgctgatca tggttctgtt cgccttggcg ctgacctttg cgggcagcgc
    48301 accaaccggc actttaggcg tcgacatgct gaccgtttcg gtggcctcga tgaccacgct
    48361 gtcggtctac cttgcgccgc tgctggcgct gatgatcgcc tttgacgcca tcgcgggcga
    48421 tgtggatcgc ggcagcctgt cgctgctgct gtcctacccg gcaggacgcg gagaaatcct
    48481 gttgggcaag ttcaccgccc atctggccgc attggccttc gccatgacca tcggtttcgg
    48541 caccgcaggc gcggtggccg ccttctttgg cggcgcgggt ccggaaagcc tgatggctct
    48601 ggtccgcctg atcctcacat ctatcctgct gggcgccgtg tttctggcgc tgggatacct
    48661 gctgtccgct ttggcaaagg gggccacggc ggcggcaggt ttgtcggccg ggctctggct
    48721 ggtttttgtc gtcctctatg atctgggcct gttgggggcc gtcgtcatgg acaagggcgg
    48781 caccttcacc caatccgtct ttccgtgggt gatggtggcc aacccggccg acgcattccg
    48841 tttgtggaac atcgccgcaa ccgagggcgt tgcgatagcc tcgggcatga ccggagcagc
    48901 gcaggccctg ccggtctggg ccgcgcccgc ctcgctgctg atctggccgg tgctgggctt
    48961 tgcccttgcg cgtctcgcat ttcggagagt tgagccatga gataccttgc cctgatcgct
    49021 ctggtcgcgt tgacggcctg caaagaagag gtggccgagg cccccgaccc ggttgatctc
    49081 accccggatg cgctgagtta tttctgccag atgaacatcg cggaacacgg cgggcccaaa
    49141 gggcagatcc atctggaagg ctatcccgcg cctttgttct ttgcgcaggt gcgcgacatg
    49201 ctggcctatc tgaaaagccc cgaacgtgat gccaagatca ccgctgtcta tgtcagtgac
    49261 atgagcgtcg cgcccagctg gcggcaaccg gggatttcca actggatcgc agccgatggt
    49321 gcgacctttg tcgtcggcgc cgatgtggcc ggcggcatgg gtgcgcgcga agtcgtgccc
    49381 tttggcgacc ccgccgcggc agaggcgttc attgccgaat atggcggcgc tgccctgcca
    49441 ctgtctgata ttcccgatgc cgaagtgctg ggccccgtcg atctggacct cgcgctggag
    49501 acccccgcat gacccttctg acccgccgcc gtttcctggc catctcagcc gcctgcgccg
    49561 ccgtacccgc cgctgctggc aacgtcgccc aatggcgcgg tattgcgctg ggcgcacccg
    49621 ccagcctgag gctggaaggc tcgacggacg cacaggccgc gccgatcttt gctgcggtcg
    49681 aggcagagct gaatcggctg gaggatatat tcagcctcta ccggacgcac tcgcagatca
    49741 gtcagcttaa ccggatcggc cacctggtca ccccggcgcc tgagctgctg gaggtgctga
    49801 gcctgtgttc cacgcttcac gacgcttcgc gcggggtgtt tgatccgacg atccagcccc
    49861 tgtggctagc gctcgcgagt ggcgcggcgg ggtcgcaagt ggaacgtgca cgccagacga
    49921 ttggttggga caaggttcac gtaagcgccg gtgagatccg cctgccgcat cccggacgct
    49981 cggcgattac cctgaacggg attgctcaag gtgcgatcac tgaccggatt gccgctttga
    50041 tgcgatcctt cgatctgcgc gatgtgctgg tggatatggg cgaagtcgcc gcccttggcc
    50101 agcggagcaa tggcgagccg tggcgcgtcg ggctggccaa gcccgacggt gctgtcgcca
    50161 aacggatcac actgcaggac cgcgccgtcg caacctcggc ccccgaaggc accatgctgc
    50221 agggcgatca ggggcatatc ctgaacccga aagggttggg tgcgccctat caggctgtat
    50281 caatctcagc ctcgcaggca gcattggcag acgggctctc aaccgcccta tgcctgaccc
    50341 cacgtgccaa agcaaaagcg ctgatatcgc gttttccggg cgcgcgtatc gagatgagta
    50401 tctgagcgcg ggtaagactt gtcgtaagag gatggtgcct caagagggca tctaatcctt
    50461 gtttcagggt gtttcaccat gccccagatt tttactaagt tgttgttttt cagtgattta
    50521 actgtaccac cgtgttccac tatgccccat cgtatactat atatagaggg tggatagaga
    50581 ggtggatgag tgtcacggcc attaaacaag ctcagcgcat cgacgctgaa gtcggcaccg
    50641 ccggggaaat actccgacgg cggcgggctg tggttccatc ggcgcgagga tggcggggct
    50701 caatggttct tgcgtgtcac agtgcatggt cgcaggcggg agatgggttt gggctcattc
    50761 ccagaggtgt cgcttaagga agttcgccag gaagccgaga actggcgagc tgtggctcgc
    50821 aaaggaactg acccaatcaa ggagcgggaa cgcctcaaac gggaggaagc aagcaaacta
    50881 catcttctga aggatgttgc cctagacgcc ttcgaaagcc gaaaggcgga gttgaaaggc
    50941 gacggtaaag cagggcgctg gttttcacct ttggaacttc atgtgttgcc aaaacttggc
    51001 aaagtccctg ttgtcgaact ggatcaaaag gacatccgcg acacgcttgc tcctatctgg
    51061 cacgacaaag cggacacggc acgaaaggcc atgaaccggt tgtctatcgt gatgcgccac
    51121 gcggcagcac ttggtttgga tgtggatcta caagcgacgg ataaagccaa ggccctattg
    51181 ggtaagcagc gccacaaggc aaaaaacatc cccgctatgc cttggaagga tgttcctgcg
    51241 ttctatcaaa gtctcgatgg tggaacgaca acggagcttg ctctgcgttt gctgatactc
    51301 accgcagtta gatcctatcc gcttcgtaac ctgcatctgg atcagattga cggcgatgtt
    51361 tggaccatcc cggcagcatc gatgaagggc cgcagagatg cgacacagga tttccgagtg
    51421 ccactatcag cagaggccct tgcggttatc gagcaagcca aaccgatggc gcgagatggt
    51481 atactgttcc caggtgtccg gcgcggcgtg atatcggaca tgacgatggg gtcgtacatg
    51541 aaacggagtg aactggttga gcgtccacat gggttcaggt catcgtttcg ggattgggtg
    51601 gcagagacgc agaacgtgcc atttgaggtt gccgaaactt gtctcgggca tgttgtcggt
    51661 ggttctgtcg agcggtcgta caagcggacg gatttcttgg agcagcggcg agctctcatg
    51721 aagagatggt cccttctttt gactgggttt agcggctaag gaggagaaat ggtcagtccc
    51781 gaattggaaa ctcgctttga tgaggccaca atccaagtag atgagctttt cacagagctc
    51841 gttcagcaga gcgggcaagg cttaggggag tttttgaacg tttcgtacac ccatttgata
    51901 atctcgttta ttccgggaat tcgcacggtc ccttcggagg gcggtggtgt gtattacgaa
    51961 gtcaatgagg cagcatctgt ttttctcgga ggtgcagcgc agaagctgcc tgaggcgctg
    52021 gacgttttga aatccatttg cgcaagcaat gtgttcgaag gagcagaaat gccacaaagc
    52081 cttagaatga aagcccacat gctcattcta ggcaaatttc ctggagcaaa gcgcagagga
    52141 ccaccgctgt ctcaagattt cactcagaaa tttctaatgc gccaaattgc actcgacata
    52201 agagacttct ttgaattgac actcacgcgc catgacggcc caacgaccct gagtgcttgc
    52261 gacgcagtgt caatggtggc gaataagcat ggggtagatg tgcagtacaa agcactagag
    52321 tcatggtgca cgcatgcgaa gtttaaagga tttcgggagc gtgccgacgc aatatggcat
    52381 cacatagttg atgattattt ggttagtgtt ggcgctttga agaattctcc ttccggcttg
    52441 tccggaccat ttactgaatt agggcgtatg cgaaaaacat agctttctac caaatttggt
    52501 gcaccacgaa gcaacacggt gcacagctat gaaactgctt tccttccaag acctgcaagt
    52561 caaactaggt ggtcgcagcc ggtccagcgt ctaccgcgat gtagaactgg gtcgtcttcc
    52621 taagccaatc aaattcggtc tacgcgttta ttggaacgaa gacgatatcg acgctgcaat
    52681 cgagaaacag gttgctgcgt agtcaaaacc cgcacccagg aacagggcgc gggcggcatg
    52741 caattgcggc tggcaggata gttgcgattg taaccgtttc tcgcccttgg tgcaacaacc
    52801 aaggagcaaa aaatgagtac tgagcagaaa ccagacttcg aactccctcc ggccaacgcg
    52861 ctacgcgttt accgctgggc agaccttcca aacctgacgg ctccggcact ctaccgggtc
    52921 acagatccgg gccagcaacc gcgcgaaatc tgcgcatcca agcacaagcg ccaagtcctt
    52981 gaggggctga tgcggtcgcc gctctacgcc gccagctact gtcgcctgtc ggaccaggtg
    53041 ctacctctgc gccgcgacga tggtgtgaac atcgaatgca agatgtatcg tggcgatgca
    53101 gacaccggac gccaaaagtt cggcatctat gttctggtat cgcaggtcga gttgattgaa
    53161 accggcgagg tggcggcatg agaaccgttg acctgcaagt atctactctt cgccgcaagc
    53221 acggcctcac tgaggctgcc gctcgcattg tcgctgcatt gtattttagg gagggccgct
    53281 aatggccctc attacacaga tccccaagaa cagtcgcgag aaataccgtg ccagccggga
    53341 tgaattccgg gggcacgacc tcatcaatat tcgcgtctac ttcatctcag aagacggaga
    53401 catgcgcccc ggcaaacagg gcgtgtcatt ccgggcctca ttgctgccgg agttcataga
    53461 cgcgctcagc aaggcggagg ctgcgtagat ggggcgcgat aagcgaaatg agaaacgcgg
    53521 cgagcacttc acaaagcttg ttcgtaacat gatggaggag cccgcttggc gggccctctc
    53581 gtcaaccgcg caggcgctgt atccttggct aaagctggaa tggcgtggcc cagacaataa
    53641 caataacggc aggatcagtt taagtgtccg gcaggcggca gagcgtcttg gtgtaacgcg
    53701 caataccgtc gcaaatggtt tccgcgaatt gcaggccaag ggcttcatcg cagtaaccac
    53761 gccacccaaa cttggtgaca gtggtgtagc tacttccccg ctgtttgaac tcaccgagtt
    53821 atccttgcct accgcacagg gccacagtgg ccgcaggctg tacaagcagt ggtctgaagg
    53881 cgcggatttc ccggttgtga aagccccgat tcacaacccc aatgggacca acggaaaaga
    53941 aaaaccccgt catcaaaatc atgacagcac cgtcttaaat ttgtgccggg gacagcagag
    54001 gcggcacaaa aatgatgaca gggcggctca aaaattgtgc cggaaacacc ccatttcggc
    54061 ggggctcccg gctcaatatt gatgacatcc ttaatctacc agggggtctg ggggaaacgg
    54121 acaccttttg caccaacaat ccaacaagcg aggcatgagc aatgactgac gaaaccaaag
    54181 gcgacatcgt ccccaagaaa agcgagccaa gcaaatctgg ggtcaaattc gaaggcagca
    54241 acaaagaagg taacattgtc gagctaacca agcacgacgg gctaagggaa gtgttcggaa
    54301 ccgactgcga tgaactggct agtgctttga tggctcattg cctgaaagca ctgaacaacg
    54361 cggaatctgg tagcgcgggt gaaataaacg atgagcgggc gttcatgatt tccatcatcc
    54421 acgacatcgc gccacgagat gccgttgaga gaatgctggc agtccagatg gcagccacac
    54481 atgtcgcaac aattcggtcg gcccggtggc ttggtgccac ggagacaatc cctcaagccc
    54541 aactccacta cacgggattc aacaaactct cgcgtacatt cgccgcccag gttgaaaccc
    54601 ttcgcaagca ccgaaacggc ggtaaacaga cggtcaccgt tcagcacgtg aacgttgaag
    54661 acggcggaca agctattgtt ggtaacgtcg agacgggggg aggcaaaaaa tgaaagatgc
    54721 caccaacccc atggaaaggg cgcacgcagc cccacgatgc actgcgaagt ccaaacgcac
    54781 gggacttccc tgcaaaaacc cagcggtcag cggctggact gtctgccgaa tgcatggcgc
    54841 acgcggtgga catggttctg gcaaagccaa cccggcctat aagcacggta tgcgcagccg
    54901 tgaagctcag gagctgagga aagccgtcaa tgagcatctg cgtctggctc gagaactaga
    54961 acaacttcta gatagtggcg gttatcggca ataaggcccg ttgcggcggc gcgtcgtatc
    55021 aaagtggaaa tgccccttat gatagcggtc agagtctggc ccaagtactg tactgaataa
    55081 accacaggca cctgcgtgaa cttcacgcaa aacagcgctt gtcgcattgt tcgcccaacc
    55141 gtcgccaaca gtaattacag tgccgtccat tagtatgaag gaagatatgt ctatcgcatg
    55201 tccacgagca tgtgcagaaa ggcgagcgcc aggttgattg ttctgtgtct tgcatgcgta
    55261 gtgtccggac aagcgcaatc ccttcaggcc acctctcaga tccgcaaaag ccggttttgc
    55321 tgtgttctcc aaccatgcct tcagcgtaat agctgtcttg caatccaata gcgccagttg
    55381 gctgagataa acatctgaca cgatacgaat gcgcacaggt tcggcaatgc cgcacccgcg
    55441 acgtctccct gaaaaaggct tgcgattttc tccgattata gtccaatcgc cgcaaacggc
    55501 tccgcgttca cgcatcattt tgcgtccgat ttcgaattgg cgaaacttgc atgggcgcaa
    55561 ttgaggtctt ggagaaattg tcaaatctcc ttctggaatg gcagcaacgg ttttttctac
    55621 ggagcccacc tcctgctctg ttggtagctc gtacaactct gtttctcgtg gttgaccgta
    55681 cgtacgttcc tggcaatccg gtgccgcact cgcaatactt gcgtaaaaaa cgaacaaagg
    55741 tacgaatact cgcatcagca accaaatttc ctctcaagcc cgaacgattg tctttctgcc
    55801 actttctgga ggctggcggt atcgagaaat cacatgcccg aactcttttg agctgccata
    55861 acgttcaatt gaactcccgc atcatgtggc tttcgatttg ataagcacta aagccatggc
    55921 gatgaggtgt acgacgcgcc aaactcgtac cccctcatag aaatcgctaa tcccatcacg
    55981 acgcgccgca cctgcttggt atcggtgcag cgtgtttgaa ttgtgtctga gataagaaaa
    56041 taaggggtct acgggaatcc cccaatttcg gacaaggcgc tagcggggta gattgggttt
    56101 aacggaacaa cactaccaca ccgtataccc cctcaagaga gaggggctgg ctaagacccc
    56161 ctcatccagc ccctcaccac cttcactctc aatcatttgt gagacggtgg gttcttcccc
    56221 tactcccaga ttgggaggcc agcttagtat accacaagtg gcccgccata ttcagcccac
    56281 tataaatggg gggtgtcggc aggctcagcc gtcgctacct ggcgcgttag atattgaatt
    56341 gctgatgcat cagagaacca cattgtccct gtgcagttgc ccttaaagtc ttagcaccag
    56401 ttgccagtac acaatccatc gcaagcttgt agccagagaa tgccgcaacc tcttacagtg
    56461 ggattacatc cgcccgcgag gcattcttga attgcaccac aatcgttgtg tcgccacata
    56521 caggatcttg atgacgagca agtacaagtg ggcaatgcat cttcttcttg ttcaatggtt
    56581 gtggtttcgc acgcgttatc gcccagtctt tgtgtgtatt tctggaaaac ggagtgatcc
    56641 gggaatactc tttctgcaag cgctgacata ctgtcaattt gtgcaattac tgcctggttc
    56701 ctttcttggt cggaatagct ctcgggcgaa aggatatcac tcagttctcg cagtaattta
    56761 cattgcgaac tatccgataa ttcggaagcc ccttctagca gtcggtcttg ccacatgctg
    56821 aattggatgg ctgcgggcag acaatcgaat atcgcctttt gctcggataa gctaagtgcc
    56881 gatagtccgg cacgaaaaga ggtgatgggc gaagaagggc tatgcatagt gttcctccag
    56941 tctgatactg atacatatca cacttgaaaa agttcaccaa acgttcccct agtttcgcta
    57001 tgctcgaacg atgtgcggac gactcggcag acctgaaatg acctgggcgg aactctatgc
    57061 cctgcagaac tggatcgtga atggcgttcc tatcccaact gagcgcgatc caaacgccaa
    57121 agacctgtcc atgagctgga acgtcaagcc aactcagatg ttggatatgg cgttaatcca
    57181 cgacgaccga ctgataagct ctacggcgcg ctggtggctt gtaccgcact ggttcaagga
    57241 agacgtgaaa cagtggaagc taaccacttt caacgcgaag attgaaacag cgcataagct
    57301 aggttcgttc cgggtcgcct ggaaaagcag caggtgcatt atcccggcca gtttctacta
    57361 tgaatggaca ggtcctaacg gggccaagca gccgtgggtt atcaagacag ataccaatga
    57421 cccctgcatg tacttcgcag gcctctactc gcgcctctca tcgggtctga acacctgtac
    57481 aatcctcacg cgccctgccc tacatcaaat cgaacacata catgcacggt cgccggttat
    57541 tctgacgaat gagaaccttg tgccgtggat gtcgggtgag attgaccacg acgaagcgca
    57601 gaacttgggc acggaatggg atggacggat gcgctatcac aaggttgcac cgattggccg
    57661 cgatgatgac gggccggagt taatcgacgt tatcgaagcg taatggtcac gcgcagcaga
    57721 tccccgaaga aagcagcaga tgaaaaatac ttccctatca gggtgcgtgt gcaggttcct
    57781 gaagaagggt tcggctacaa gcttggcgag atacattgct ggctaaatac tcatgccgga
    57841 cggggacact ggggttggaa tgcagacaac gtgctatctc gcggcgctcg ggatgcggtg
    57901 tcgttgtatc ttctcgatgc tcgtttgatt gttccgttga ccgagacgtt caatttagaa
    57961 tttgctcaag gtgaggctga cctgtgtggc gaggggtcgt tcaggcttat ggctattcac
    58021 tcccagcatt cttggccaaa tcagaaacag ggagataagg aatgaccgca ggcgcttctt
    58081 ggaattttgt ctggaagagg tcagatgtgc cctgtaagaa aatctgcagc atcaccccaa
    58141 ctataatcgc cgtaaaagca ttggtgattt tagtagtgtt cggctctgtt cgcatcaaat
    58201 agcttcggga gagaaaaagc aaaatcatca tagcaataat actaagaatc atcccggtaa
    58261 ggcgacctgc agaccatggc acaagttcta ttttgtatcc aaaaccaccc ggatcattgg
    58321 gcaactgctg cccagtgcgt tcgaggaaac aagcctcgag aattctggtc aactcatctg
    58381 atcttgaaaa gagcgattgg atgaaagcac cgaaggcttg tttgtaggtg tccattatgc
    58441 actgaaacag tgctatatct tcgtcccggc ctaagttggt tacgtccaca taaacgataa
    58501 agggcaaggg cacgatacca actaagataa tgataagccc aactccaaga acaggaagta
    58561 tccagaataa cctttttaca attgcatctt gtacgaccgg cctgatgtct tcggcgagcg
    58621 tataataggc aaggaatagg ccaccatatc caagcagcag atttgccaag aattgaagac
    58681 ctacacctac caaaaaagaa atcatagtcg cctcaatcta acattttcaa ctaaccaact
    58741 gtatcatcac tgaccatcgc gactacctac aataactggc ccgcttgatc cgtgacttgg
    58801 cctcggtggt ttcaaggtgc ttgtatcggc caccactgaa cttctggcaa tccaaagcat
    58861 gccccgcctt gattacagcg gcactaagat tttcaccgtc cgcgtagcat gtacctatgt
    58921 agcggtcgcc gttcatctcg ccggtcaggt cacatcgcac ggttttgcct tgcaggtaat
    58981 ctatcatcca agccttgcta actcgtcccg cctgggtttc cagttcagga gcatcgacac
    59041 cttcaaagcg aacgggtgtc ccattcttcc caaatagaac aatcgtatca gcatctctga
    59101 catagatatc ggaagacaca attccttctg aagcgcacgc ggttagcaag gcaatcaggc
    59161 agacaaaacg tttcaagacg gttttccttg ctctgcagta ttagaccgac gttctgcgcg
    59221 ctgatccagt ttcttgttta cccaccaagt aagtactttt ccaatcgagc taccgatgaa
    59281 tacacacagt gctaaaacta aggtgagttc aatcatggca agtctttcaa tagtactcag
    59341 tcataaacag ctatgctgct acacacgtat gagcaagcca ttagtactaa aggaatattc
    59401 ttccttcttc ccaataataa catggtcatg aataacaatg cccatagtat cgcaggcgtc
    59461 ctttatcctt tcggtcataa caatatcgga gttgctgggc gtggggtcgc ctgatggatg
    59521 attatggacg aggatgagcg aactggcgtt taattccaga gcccgtttca cgacttcacg
    59581 cgggtacacc ggtacgtggt caacagtgcc cttggcctgt tcctcatcag caatcagaac
    59641 attcttccga tccatgtaga gaacccggaa ttgctcaact tcgcggtgcg ccattgcggt
    59701 acggcagtag gttaccaggg cctcccatga ggacacaaca tcccgcttca ttatctgcgc
    59761 ctgagccatc ctgtgcccga aggcttcgac aacgcgcagg tgatagtaaa cccagtcgtt
    59821 agccccatct accttgagaa tgcgatgcat tgaggccgcg ataacaccgt ttaggtcacc
    59881 aaactcagcc aacagacgtt ttgccaacgg ctttacatcg atcctcggga ttgcgttgaa
    59941 cagcagcaat tctagaagtt catattccgg cattggatcg tgaccgcctt tgagaaagcg
    60001 ttgccgcagt cgctcacgat gtccccaata gtgaggccgg ttaactccat cctcgtcttt
    60061 aatcaggcca ccaccagcag cattctttgg tgaaagtcgg tctcggtaaa cgtatgacgg
    60121 cgggtgtgct ggttcagtga tagcgtcggg cggagcggag cgtgcatata gctcatccaa
    60181 tcccttcaat tcttcctctg aaaagccgct ctggccatca tacttaacta acttgccgaa
    60241 cctcttctta tcgcggccta tgacctcttt aagattgtcc agtatcgccg actttttcat
    60301 ggctaccgct ccatgcacca atcctaggac catgcccaaa agttggttaa cgagtggtaa
    60361 aaacgtcaga tgtagtctga aatggaaccc atgtctcaag cacgctgatt aaagataaac
    60421 tcatccacta gcatgaatgg cttcagttcg aacggcccgc tatccgtcgc cttttttgca
    60481 tgcgatttcc ggcgctcaat ctcgtttaac agaaagaaga caccggcagg ctttccaacg
    60541 aggtcgaatg gaacctcgat ccctttgagc gttgaccttg cttcagagta cgccgccaca
    60601 gtagcccccg ttgcttcgat cctgcaccat ttcatgcgca gtatcgcgtg ggaatgctac
    60661 gcaactccca aagaaaaaag caataccaag cccttagtcg gcaaaaccaa tgcgctaatt
    60721 ttgtcgctat tgggaatacc accctaagat taccctaagg tttgcgccgc ccttcctttc
    60781 cacaatgcag gaaacaagtt tgaccttcca caggttgttg ttgcgtttcg tgggtccgac
    60841 agcgaaggtc aggtcgtttc tcacagcgag gggcgctaaa caaagtaatc agcacggatg
    60901 acgacaacct agccactccg tcaacttacc cgaagcagtc ccgttcatgt gctcctcacc
    60961 aggccaatgc aatcagatgt gagcgtctct ctcaaaggtc gcggcttctc ttttgagata
    61021 gcggcaatgg cttatgaagg ccgctacgaa tgagagcagt gaaatcgcaa ccaggtagct
    61081 gtttgattct gttgcggaaa ggttctccaa tctggctacc ccaattgtta agagacctag
    61141 gacggatgaa acatacatga agtgaatttg cgatgcccat tcagataagt atttctgcaa
    61201 gtttccattt ttggcgaggt ttttccatcg agtaatatcc atatcgtgtg gcgtcgagtc
    61261 gctccccaca atgcgcacgg cacaataaag taagccgggg taaagtaatg cgcgatacat
    61321 ggaatatgaa gcagagccga ttaagaagga aatcaaaaac atacccgcca gagctatgct
    61381 tggggcattc tcttgtagca agtaatttag aggttctttg aatccaatca ccaaatagat
    61441 tggaggaata gcacccgtgg ccaagtacct cagaatttca tttaacttaa gtgaatccat
    61501 agtgttcgca cctagtcagc ttcttaaggt ttggccgatg ccccaacttg gattgattca
    61561 acaacaggct caacgggatc ctgcctcaaa tttggttcgt accggccaaa tcctatttcc
    61621 ccgaaaccta atttaacttc tccttgaaaa caaaggtaaa tttctaaaag tcgttaa
//
