# Supplementary material for: Decoding coral resistance to eutrophication through the association of hyper‑efficient denitrifiers as key microbial allies
Source: Nat Commun. 2026 May 19;17:3938. doi: 10.1038/s41467-026-72571-w (PMC13187470; doi:10.1038/s41467-026-72571-w)
Supplement: Supplementary file 21 — Source Data [file 41467_2026_72571_MOESM21_ESM.zip › Source Data/FigureS6/K7_denitrification.gbk]

LOCUS       contig00018            57327 bp    DNA              UNK 01-JAN-1980
DEFINITION  Genus species strain strain.
ACCESSION   contig00018
VERSION     contig00018
KEYWORDS    .
SOURCE      .
  ORGANISM  .
            .
FEATURES             Location/Qualifiers
     CDS             304..1086
                     /gene="nadX"
                     /locus_tag="K7_04240"
                     /EC_number="1.4.1.21"
                     /inference="ab initio prediction:Prodigal:002006"
                     /inference="similar to AA sequence:UniProtKB:Q9X1X6"
                     /codon_start=1
                     /transl_table=11
                     /product="L-aspartate dehydrogenase"
                     /db_xref="COG:COG1712"
                     /translation="MKIGIIGEGAIGRYVAQHLLEKGEGPDAILVSPGRLLDEEAAGPS
                     RVSCVSDLPGGIDLMVDCAGHAGLKAHGAAILERGIDLVTLSVGALADPDLEQALALAA
                     RNGHSHLRLASGAIGALDCLSAARVGGLTEVIYRGSKPPAGWRGSAAEEQLKLDQLNSA
                     AIHFSGTARQAAVAYPKNANVAAAIALAGLGFDETRVELIADPAVNANIHEIEARGSFG
                     TFTFRIEGKALPDNPRSSALAAMSAIAAIERQPAAISI"
     gene            304..1086
                     /locus_tag="K7_04240"
                     /gene="nadX"
     CDS             1096..2040
                     /gene="gbpR_2"
                     /locus_tag="K7_04241"
                     /inference="ab initio prediction:Prodigal:002006"
                     /inference="similar to AA sequence:UniProtKB:P52661"
                     /codon_start=1
                     /transl_table=11
                     /product="HTH-type transcriptional regulator GbpR"
                     /translation="MVAHHTRIVERALTRLKLRQLRLLVAVGQHGSIQNAARDLGISQP
                     AATKMIQDLELDFEVKLFERTNRGVVPTVFGEALIRHGKLIFAQVSNAAQELDDLNEGN
                     SGRVVVGTLLAASPTLLPRAVERLLKDRPKVAVKIVEGTNEVLMPALLSGEIDMVVGRL
                     PSHRHRARITQEKFFDERVLAVTGTQHPLVGRPNITFEELRRFGWILPPVETTLRRQTD
                     QYFVRQDQYQPGVSIESVSYLANRSLLRSHDFVGLMPAHVASLDIDRGLLACLDWAVPF
                     GAGPVGVSHRGESSLSPASSTFLDALRAAAGDI"
     gene            1096..2040
                     /locus_tag="K7_04241"
                     /gene="gbpR_2"
     CDS             2151..3587
                     /gene="araE"
                     /locus_tag="K7_04242"
                     /EC_number="1.2.1.26"
                     /inference="ab initio prediction:Prodigal:002006"
                     /inference="similar to AA sequence:UniProtKB:Q1JUP4"
                     /codon_start=1
                     /transl_table=11
                     /product="Alpha-ketoglutaric semialdehyde dehydrogenase 1"
                     /translation="MSTYPDLKLYIGGEWRKAADDIPVLNPATEEEIGRLPKAGRSDLD
                     DALVAAEAGFRVWRRTAPRDRADIMIKAAALMRDRQEEIARSITAEHGKPLAQARLEVI
                     RGCEFFEWDAGEAMRTYGRVIPSAPGVRYVVHHQPIGVVLGLSPWNFPMSQPARKIAGA
                     LASGCSIILKAAEETPAGAMHIARAFHDAGLPPGVLNLVFGEPAEISNHLIRQNPVRLV
                     AFTGSTAVGRHLTTLASENMTRVLMELGGHAPVIVCEDTDVEKAALSGAVRKYRNAGQV
                     CTSPTRFFVHESIYKPFLDTFNERAAATVVGNGVEEGIEMGPLANDRRVPALSELVEDA
                     RDAGATICTGGGRIGAKGYFFAPTVLTNVPDDARVMQEEPFGPLAVINPVASLDEAIAK
                     ANATPFGLAAYGFSNRADYIDRMTDEVEAGNLSFNTLEASLPETPFGGVKSSGYGREGG
                     TEGLENYMIVKNISHSTQIV"
     gene            2151..3587
                     /locus_tag="K7_04242"
                     /gene="araE"
     CDS             complement(3894..4721)
                     /gene="gcvA_15"
                     /locus_tag="K7_04243"
                     /inference="ab initio prediction:Prodigal:002006"
                     /inference="similar to AA sequence:UniProtKB:P0A9F6"
                     /codon_start=1
                     /transl_table=11
                     /product="Glycine cleavage system transcriptional
                     activator"
                     /translation="MSFTAAAKELGITQTALSLHVRSLEAQLGCKLFFRAARNLSLTEV
                     GQAYAYSVRRALSDITVSTASLFGSGSAQVLTVRAPISTATLWLAHRLPEFTRSQPDVS
                     IRLVSNIWADSAGRENVDVELRVGVGDWPDARTRKISTERIVPVAAGSASGQNMPVAEL
                     RKQPLVQILGFQDMGQKYFEALGIAYSEPLSPYSVDTTVAAMGVVAAGGGYAMVLERFA
                     QTAIEAGQGIAIVGDAVPINQSHFLVETSGTGANEPVKQLFETWLEQEFSEHQ"
     gene            complement(3894..4721)
                     /locus_tag="K7_04243"
                     /gene="gcvA_15"
     CDS             4913..5878
                     /gene="Hgd"
                     /locus_tag="K7_04244"
                     /EC_number="1.1.1.291"
                     /inference="ab initio prediction:Prodigal:002006"
                     /inference="similar to AA sequence:UniProtKB:Q0QLF5"
                     /codon_start=1
                     /transl_table=11
                     /product="2-(hydroxymethyl)glutarate dehydrogenase"
                     /translation="MKVGFIGLGNVGGKLSGSLLRNGMDLTVHDLNEELVDAFVARGAK
                     KAEGPSQLMRDCDAVITCLPTPAASDAVMQQMLPEVTDGKIWMEMSTTDEAEVKRLGAM
                     VMERGGAAVDCPVSGGCHRAATGNISIFAGCDRATFERIAPFLKTMGRRILHTGELGSA
                     SVLKVLTNYLATANLVTCCEALVTAKAAGMDLNTTYEAIKISSGTSFVHETESQVILNG
                     SRDISFTMDLVKKDVSLFQQVADRHNVPLEISPMLVQIFEDGIERFGERELSPNIIRRL
                     EEVTGLEILAPGFPTEMEDDEPEEPGYEVIPQGKALKAAE"
     gene            4913..5878
                     /locus_tag="K7_04244"
                     /gene="Hgd"
     CDS             5987..7024
                     /locus_tag="K7_04245"
                     /inference="ab initio prediction:Prodigal:002006"
                     /codon_start=1
                     /transl_table=11
                     /product="hypothetical protein"
                     /translation="MTTADTNPTENAAHRPEPGPMSREWHWHPELPVNHAPYWHWPPKP
                     GVLAKWLWQNYLQVSDRSIYLALSFVVAFWMQPVGPEQTQFAFGWMSWVFIRNWALLII
                     VAGGLHFWFYGIDGQGKLLKYDPRPYVKRKNALYKFGYQTWDNMYYSLVYGATILSALE
                     CFLRWMYANGYVATLSFGAHPVWFILLFPILAIWQSFHFYMVHLFLHQPFIYRQVHAVH
                     HRNVNTGPWSGMSMHPVEAFGYLSAILIVLVLPSHPVHMIFLGYWLMLGAASSHSGYEA
                     IWAHDRKALLIGAFFHQLHHRYYECNYGNAEMPWDKWFGTYHDGSEEATVRTRNRKREM
                     HASRQ"
     gene            5987..7024
                     /locus_tag="K7_04245"
     CDS             7229..7876
                     /locus_tag="K7_04246"
                     /inference="ab initio prediction:Prodigal:002006"
                     /codon_start=1
                     /transl_table=11
                     /product="hypothetical protein"
                     /translation="MSRILHLYDVAEDTERDLSAQEAVRLAQKDKSLILISGVRDMSPR
                     TFHLIASSVARRKLERAQERIDAMIDAYLDTDAFDQVEAKIDDDNARLRAEFLSDFAVL
                     TSAQIHAMSGSTSRNKSATANDWKKAGKIFSVKLQGKDLYPAFQFNADGRPYATLADVL
                     AALPQDLTPWQTAFWLVAPQNALDGARPIDLVQAGDARVVDAAARAFETPAG"
     gene            7229..7876
                     /locus_tag="K7_04246"
     CDS             7883..8500
                     /locus_tag="K7_04247"
                     /inference="ab initio prediction:Prodigal:002006"
                     /codon_start=1
                     /transl_table=11
                     /product="hypothetical protein"
                     /translation="MILPNAAGQHPYFALESGREVFRLHRDVLDGDQFNPGYGTSRFAP
                     FQDLEGKIVPTLYSATTFDGAAYEALFRERPAKYQTFPRNRLDDYAASRLTTRRELQLV
                     RLFTPELAAWGIAEADLLTYDESNYPTCRELAALIWKDNPAADGMIWSSVRDSSALAMM
                     LFEDRVTPGALTVTETRYVQRDADLLDQLRTTARRAGITISR"
     gene            7883..8500
                     /locus_tag="K7_04247"
     CDS             complement(8497..8838)
                     /locus_tag="K7_04248"
                     /inference="ab initio prediction:Prodigal:002006"
                     /codon_start=1
                     /transl_table=11
                     /product="hypothetical protein"
                     /translation="MDWNDFMAGIEADIATYSKEVPETVKGFGIMGKAAKSNGALSEKT
                     KEFMALGIAIATRCDSCIGFHVRSLVRLGASRGELCEALAMATYMGGGPSYAYSAKALK
                     AFDTFSKQA"
     gene            complement(8497..8838)
                     /locus_tag="K7_04248"
     CDS             complement(8850..9611)
                     /gene="glnP"
                     /locus_tag="K7_04249"
                     /inference="ab initio prediction:Prodigal:002006"
                     /inference="similar to AA sequence:UniProtKB:P0AEQ6"
                     /codon_start=1
                     /transl_table=11
                     /product="Glutamine transport system permease protein GlnP"
                     /db_xref="COG:COG0765"
                     /translation="MKRNLLLLLSFLALAACSSSSTWGWYVINPMTEAGWINVKFLISG
                     MGDTILISVIAAVISIVLGLIVALPGLAKSRGWRLVNRVYVELIRSIPLLPMLFWVFYG
                     LPIVFREMGLNIPIDPFWGAIITLALSDSAFTAEIYRAGIQSIAKGQTEAAQTIGLNYL
                     QTMRYVILPQAIRRILPPLANQFIYIVKMSAFASVIGMQELTRRANELVVTEYRPLEIY
                     SLLILEYLILVLIISAGVRWLERRMGSDERG"
     gene            complement(8850..9611)
                     /locus_tag="K7_04249"
                     /gene="glnP"
     CDS             complement(9626..10366)
                     /gene="glnQ_3"
                     /locus_tag="K7_04250"
                     /inference="ab initio prediction:Prodigal:002006"
                     /inference="similar to AA sequence:UniProtKB:P27675"
                     /codon_start=1
                     /transl_table=11
                     /product="Glutamine transport ATP-binding protein GlnQ"
                     /translation="MSETAIELVNVNKWYGDFHVLKDINLSIKSGEKVVICGPSGSGKS
                     TVVRCINRLEEHQKGTIRVDGIELTNDPKSVTAIRSEVGMVFQQFNLFPHLSVLENLTL
                     GPIKSRGMSRADAEARARHYLERVHIPDQAKKRPGQLSGGQQQRVAIARSLCMEPRVLL
                     FDEPTSALDPEMISEVLDVMVALAQEGMTMVVVTHEMGFARKVADNMVFMDAGQIVEQS
                     NPEEFFGAPRSERCQKFLSQILQH"
     gene            complement(9626..10366)
                     /locus_tag="K7_04250"
                     /gene="glnQ_3"
     CDS             10505..11275
                     /gene="pheC"
                     /locus_tag="K7_04251"
                     /inference="ab initio prediction:Prodigal:002006"
                     /inference="similar to AA sequence:UniProtKB:Q01269"
                     /codon_start=1
                     /transl_table=11
                     /product="Cyclohexadienyl dehydratase"
                     /translation="MKNLLRTAAAAAIGLALAGAAQAQSALNEILDGGVLKVGTTGDWN
                     PMTLRDPATNSYKGYDIDIMTELANDLGVEVEFVPTDWKTLVNGVVSGKYHMTGSASIS
                     PPRMKVAGFSESYISVELYPFTTKDKADRFSGYDSINQPDVKVATTLGTTFEKRAREWF
                     PNADIKVVEAPARGFQEVLAGRADVFITSNIEGATLEAKFPVVPVAGAEARSPSPIAML
                     LPQDDQVWINYVNNWIKVKKAQGFFEANKEKWGL"
     gene            10505..11275
                     /locus_tag="K7_04251"
                     /gene="pheC"
     CDS             complement(11318..11920)
                     /locus_tag="K7_04252"
                     /inference="ab initio prediction:Prodigal:002006"
                     /codon_start=1
                     /transl_table=11
                     /product="hypothetical protein"
                     /translation="MEDSAPIEGEKPRLDQVIGAAVKAHRVLAGLTIAELSARANVSPA
                     MISKIERGQVSASLNSLEALAKATGVPLINFFAGTAEVTDVSFVAAGEGMTVQRMGSDF
                     GHAFKLIGRAEASHVSFESFLVTLEGPLPPGPLYQHEGAEFVHVTEGEMIFRCGEGLYH
                     MRPGDSLSYDSSTTHGAVELKTDKVSFISLLAKAVPG"
     gene            complement(11318..11920)
                     /locus_tag="K7_04252"
     CDS             11981..12727
                     /locus_tag="K7_04253"
                     /inference="ab initio prediction:Prodigal:002006"
                     /codon_start=1
                     /transl_table=11
                     /product="hypothetical protein"
                     /translation="MQLEHMTWYEVDDRLGNGCAVMLPIGSTEQHGPIGRIGTDTICAR
                     AVALRAADLCDAIVAPALAYTPAPFNAAFPGTVSVSPDVFTLYAKEIIEGLLAQGFSGI
                     FIVNGHGANIAPLRAISADLPPNALITRSWWEPEPVNALRRTLYGEWEGMHATPSEVAI
                     TQSLLGVITDERAGEPPQKLTPQYLRDHSGDRHGPPDEHRAEFPDGRVGSHSALATPTD
                     GARLLEMAAQAISREFLDFQQARRQS"
     gene            11981..12727
                     /locus_tag="K7_04253"
     CDS             12830..13432
                     /locus_tag="K7_04254"
                     /inference="ab initio prediction:Prodigal:002006"
                     /codon_start=1
                     /transl_table=11
                     /product="hypothetical protein"
                     /translation="MQAPTTRAKTKGQPTELGQAIRRRRKAMGLTLDQVAKKADLTTGF
                     LSQVERGLSSPSLTSLMAIAAALQTTIEQLLSVPQVFSEFVAKESRQTYSLGLRGRFYE
                     KLGPGFLGALFHPQIVHRPPGHVSERMCHSGEAFCYLQAGQLEYHLGDRVFIMSPGDVV
                     HHDTSTPHYSVVLGETEAVELWVTTSPIKDSAPPDSG"
     gene            12830..13432
                     /locus_tag="K7_04254"
     CDS             13567..15051
                     /locus_tag="K7_04255"
                     /inference="ab initio prediction:Prodigal:002006"
                     /codon_start=1
                     /transl_table=11
                     /product="hypothetical protein"
                     /translation="MKLKTLLGATVAATLALPVLAQERGGTLNFARYDGSRLIDPIYAD
                     RNPDIWMVGSLFDTLLRSSPDGNSVEPGLAEDYAVSEDGKTVSLTLREGIQFADGSPMS
                     GADVVFSLDRARNPDLSPWAGLLGSIDAVSADGNAITIALKDPDPTLLSMLATFNTAIV
                     SKAAFDAAAGETDQDKSAAIFAATSAGVGSGPFYLCGFEQGASMDFCANEHYWRMGADG
                     KALPYLDGVHFEIVPDDATRILRLQAGEVDAAEFIPFSRVAELAADPNINMQLYPSTRI
                     IYSPINTRETRADGSPNPLADPRVRQALNYGTNKDALIGVVLHGAGQPMSSPLMAKATQ
                     YAADLSPLYSYDLEKAKGLIADAGVADGTQVTLTTLAGSADDATIFAALQQMWGELGID
                     LVVEQVDGATRGAKNRSGEFDIHTWLGQRCERSQPGCRLAGLHTDCQGCRHRLGERRVQ
                     HPVRRGRQRHGPGLSKGQVRPHAGTLCRGSPLAVHV"
     gene            13567..15051
                     /locus_tag="K7_04255"
     CDS             15205..16146
                     /gene="gsiC_5"
                     /locus_tag="K7_04256"
                     /inference="ab initio prediction:Prodigal:002006"
                     /inference="similar to AA sequence:UniProtKB:P75798"
                     /codon_start=1
                     /transl_table=11
                     /product="Glutathione transport system permease protein
                     GsiC"
                     /db_xref="COG:COG0601"
                     /translation="MSSLSYIFKRLLLMIPTFFLVMIIIFMLVRLLPGDPAIAMAGDRA
                     SDADIAAIRERLGLTEPMPVQFWLFLTNTLQGDLGRSILMRTDVVGVIADRLPITVFLT
                     IYSVVLSLIIAGPLAFVAALNRGRWPDAVIRTVFQIGLSMPVFYIGLVLLTFLAAQLRL
                     FPVGGYGDTFGERLYHLFLPSVTVALYTSAIIMRNLRSAIIEVLDAEYVQFARAKGLPP
                     RLILGRHVLRNALISTVTLLGLSIGNLMSGTLVTETVFAVPGMGRLMLEAIFARDYPLI
                     QGLTLTFALLVSLVFLMTDLFQSRLDPRMRLQ"
     gene            15205..16146
                     /locus_tag="K7_04256"
                     /gene="gsiC_5"
     CDS             16143..16994
                     /gene="ddpC_3"
                     /locus_tag="K7_04257"
                     /inference="ab initio prediction:Prodigal:002006"
                     /inference="similar to AA sequence:UniProtKB:P77463"
                     /codon_start=1
                     /transl_table=11
                     /product="putative D,D-dipeptide transport system permease
                     protein DdpC"
                     /db_xref="COG:COG1173"
                     /translation="MSDVPFTADRPSLARAALRKPGFVAGLLIIGLSTLLAIFPGAFAP
                     YDPNAIDYLAVRQPPSWEHPFGTDLLGRDSLSRVIWAYQVNMQMAIFGTVFALVTGVII
                     GALVGYYRGIADLIFGRIVDAVITFPFLVLVIAVVAVLGPGLINMYIAISVVYWVYYAR
                     LMRAEVIAQMGNDYAAAGVVMGYSDRRIIFRHLLPNAITPVIVYWMTDMALVILLGSSL
                     GYLGLGAQPPQAEWGVLIAEGRNFISTAWWLSLMPGLAIVLTGLGFSLLGDGLADLLRP
                     RG"
     gene            16143..16994
                     /locus_tag="K7_04257"
                     /gene="ddpC_3"
     CDS             16998..17990
                     /gene="oppD"
                     /locus_tag="K7_04258"
                     /inference="ab initio prediction:Prodigal:002006"
                     /inference="similar to AA sequence:UniProtKB:P24136"
                     /codon_start=1
                     /transl_table=11
                     /product="Oligopeptide transport ATP-binding protein OppD"
                     /db_xref="COG:COG0444"
                     /translation="MTERTPILEVQGLNTTFHRNGRELPALRDVSFSVARGEVLGLVGE
                     SGSGKSVTLRSIIGLARRYGDVSGQVRWQGRDLVPLPDRALRQVQGREIAMIFQEPMTS
                     LNPLLTVGLQLEETLRAHTDLSGKARRDRAVEMLDLVGIPSAAQRLRDYPHQFSGGMRQ
                     RVMIAIALAANPRLLLADEPTTALDVTIQAQILDLILRLADEIEMGVVLVTHDLGVVAQ
                     TCDNVAVIYAGRIVEQGPVRDVLREPRHPYTVGLMRSVPENLTPRTPLYSVPGVPPSLD
                     ALPQGCAFAPRCEACIQPCQQDRPVLSVIADSRQVACFNPVTKAEGNAA"
     gene            16998..17990
                     /locus_tag="K7_04258"
                     /gene="oppD"
     CDS             17987..18982
                     /gene="oppF_2"
                     /locus_tag="K7_04259"
                     /inference="ab initio prediction:Prodigal:002006"
                     /inference="similar to AA sequence:UniProtKB:P24137"
                     /codon_start=1
                     /transl_table=11
                     /product="Oligopeptide transport ATP-binding protein OppF"
                     /db_xref="COG:COG4608"
                     /translation="MNNAVIEIRDLHQRFALGRSLSDLATGRPGRVVRALNGVSLDLIR
                     GETLGVVGESGCGKSTLARCIVRLHSPSDGTIRFEGQDIFEDAGGDRSYNRRVQMMFQD
                     PYSSLNPRMTTGQILSEALAVHDMRTKANIPARVAELLDLVRLPQDAQHKLPHEFSGGQ
                     RQRIAIARALAVEPEVLIADELVSALDVSVQAQVVNLLLELQQKLGLTILFVAHDLRLV
                     RHVSNRVAVIYLGRIVEIGDSETLFSAPAHPYSQALLSAAPSLNPDDRGKAIPLEGELP
                     SPLNMPSGCPFHVRCRHASEICRTDTPALMPFENRGRVACHHVKEINAHA"
     gene            17987..18982
                     /locus_tag="K7_04259"
                     /gene="oppF_2"
     CDS             18975..19475
                     /locus_tag="K7_04260"
                     /inference="ab initio prediction:Prodigal:002006"
                     /codon_start=1
                     /transl_table=11
                     /product="hypothetical protein"
                     /translation="MPDRARIVLALRDEMRTRGLNAFVLPRYDAHQAEYVAPHDERLAY
                     VTGFTGTAGLAIVTGDTVAMFVDGRYVVQAANQCPEPLFSHHHLHDEPPEFWLATVAEQ
                     GWSVGFDAMHLPPVLHDRFTDALNGSRARFVAVEDNPVDAIWPNQPAPPNGIISAFPTQ
                     SRV"
     gene            18975..19475
                     /locus_tag="K7_04260"
     CDS             19538..20764
                     /locus_tag="K7_04261"
                     /inference="ab initio prediction:Prodigal:002006"
                     /codon_start=1
                     /transl_table=11
                     /product="hypothetical protein"
                     /translation="METQPDNIAWLLNVRGSDVAYCPVPQSFLLARSSGQVDWFVETKK
                     FSPEICDHLPDTVTLHPPAAFLPTLSELSGRGACVQCDAEFSPAAVRLALDRSSAQGRA
                     ASSPLTLFKARKNPVEIEGLRACHLQDAIAWTEFCGWLNAEIPARATLNRQVTELEAKD
                     KIQSCRRDRAGYLEESFNTISAAGANAAMCHYATIPEDAATIDPEGTYLLDSGGQYETG
                     TTDATRSFAFGKVRPDGYDRAYTAVFKAFHALATLRFPPGTQGHHIDAICRRPLWDLGL
                     DYDHGTGHGIGHRLSVHEHPQRIGKPYNPVDLVPGMILSIEPGFYEMGRFGIRIENLFE
                     IVEEDDGFMAFSNLTWIPIQTDMLLADKLSQAEQSWLNAYNAEVLRRIGSQLSPAGRAW
                     AERACAAIA"
     gene            19538..20764
                     /locus_tag="K7_04261"
     CDS             complement(20918..21610)
                     /gene="fixK_2"
                     /locus_tag="K7_04262"
                     /inference="ab initio prediction:Prodigal:002006"
                     /inference="similar to AA sequence:UniProtKB:P26488"
                     /codon_start=1
                     /transl_table=11
                     /product="Nitrogen fixation regulation protein FixK"
                     /db_xref="COG:COG0664"
                     /translation="MAHEAEKAVARQSLLLRSLPEQHVDTLLSQAIWREYDRGETIFLQ
                     EETAQAVHVVLAGWIKLFRMSPSGAEAVVSVFTKGESFGEAVALRNMPYPVSAEAVSRC
                     QVMHIPIPVLISLMKEDPEIGISILAATFTHLHSLVAQLEQLKAQTGAQRVAKFLLGLC
                     DRDSGACEVVLPYDKMLIAGRLGMKPESLSRAFSRLKATGVVIDRNHARISDVTSLLEY
                     AESDPMDK"
     gene            complement(20918..21610)
                     /locus_tag="K7_04262"
                     /gene="fixK_2"
     CDS             21790..23013
                     /gene="hemA_3"
                     /locus_tag="K7_04263"
                     /EC_number="2.3.1.37"
                     /inference="ab initio prediction:Prodigal:002006"
                     /inference="similar to AA sequence:UniProtKB:P18079"
                     /codon_start=1
                     /transl_table=11
                     /product="5-aminolevulinate synthase"
                     /db_xref="COG:COG0156"
                     /translation="MDYERFFSQSLDALRDEGNYRVFIDLQRHRGAFPNARQTDGDIQR
                     DVRIWCSNDYLGMGQHPDVINAMQNALNRCGAGAGGTRNISGTTHDHVLLEAELADLHG
                     KEAALLFTSGYVSNWAALGTLAAKIPGLIVFSDALNHASMIEGIRHSRAQKVIWKHNDL
                     ADLEAKLAAADPDAPKMIAFESVYSMDGDIAPIKEICDLADKYGAMTYLDEVHAVGLYG
                     PRGGGIAEREGLMDRLTVIEGTLGKAFGVVGGYIAASVALCDFVRSFASGFIFTTALPP
                     AIAAGAAASIRHLKQSNAERGLQKARVEQVRARLDAEGIPHLSNPSHIIPVMVGDPVKC
                     KFISDTLLEEFGIYIQPINYPTVPKGTERLRITPSPVHTDADIDHLVGALSALWQRCQI
                     ARRPMAAQ"
     gene            21790..23013
                     /locus_tag="K7_04263"
                     /gene="hemA_3"
     CDS             complement(23066..23353)
                     /locus_tag="K7_04264"
                     /inference="ab initio prediction:Prodigal:002006"
                     /codon_start=1
                     /transl_table=11
                     /product="hypothetical protein"
                     /translation="MAASSSFPKYSRRRLPNPLTKAWLGLLALSLASALLTLLPAAPAT
                     IGGGILLLALLKARLILARYLDLTDSAGWLRGFTLVLTGFSVTVFGLYLV"
     gene            complement(23066..23353)
                     /locus_tag="K7_04264"
     CDS             complement(23359..23907)
                     /gene="ctaE_2"
                     /locus_tag="K7_04265"
                     /EC_number="1.9.3.1"
                     /inference="ab initio prediction:Prodigal:002006"
                     /inference="similar to AA sequence:UniProtKB:Q9AEL8"
                     /codon_start=1
                     /transl_table=11
                     /product="Cytochrome c oxidase subunit 3"
                     /db_xref="COG:COG1845"
                     /translation="MSDATLIDELPGELLMWVLIISELLVFGAGLIAFMGVRLTDPAGF
                     AEAQSHLHRTGAALNTIVLVTSGYLAAQALRWRRDARRNTARLALLGASLLGLVFLVIK
                     GVEYADKAAQGISYETHPFFLFYYMLTGFHAAHVLAGTFILLLVAWRDDPRNVEAGAQF
                     WHMVDLVWIMLFPVIYLLG"
     gene            complement(23359..23907)
                     /locus_tag="K7_04265"
                     /gene="ctaE_2"
     CDS             complement(23904..25826)
                     /locus_tag="K7_04266"
                     /inference="ab initio prediction:Prodigal:002006"
                     /codon_start=1
                     /transl_table=11
                     /product="hypothetical protein"
                     /translation="MVKIDFEPWEPEETIGKLWHTLASRLDAPEVHVGAAVDLSEVAGR
                     LAVLFRGLGGSPGVELRPVSPEVSRHRLGWRRRLATETELMPRASFDREVLRLPDRLAV
                     FPAREANGALYVWLAATAAHAATRIDEDDPLRGDLRALVAARHMVEATLENAPGLRPLY
                     AELCKGVLYQRNIPGLPPLEAAVEEVVRNMLGDPRPLSPQAQELLALGDDLAAPRCYQH
                     FRPVPLWPELRAVGFSEHNEVENPDTEGPPEESGEKTHRARRRKSDQASRSDSFILHKF
                     EAILSWAEFLNINRRIDDDDPDNAKKAADDQEEIGLGQISKAPPTKLKLHLDLAPEDVN
                     RERLSGRILYPEWDVRTGQYLPDHVNVLLSDADIREDAAEFGKDPATARRIRAVKRQFE
                     ALRPGRVMTRGHLDGDQLDIEAAVRAATDRLASGESNERVWMQSRPEARDLAVSILLDV
                     SRSTESAVTGRAVIDIEREALAALAWGLNACGDDFAIHAFSSLKRERVYVQRCKRFDEP
                     MGPKVEQRIASLRPGHYTRLGAAIRHCSADLAAQSRKRRLLLVITDGKPNDLDHYEGRH
                     GIEDTCMAVREARRAGHSVFGVTIDKTGKSWFPRMFGQGGFAVIPDPHRLTMALPQIYR
                     QLVGA"
     gene            complement(23904..25826)
                     /locus_tag="K7_04266"
     CDS             complement(25836..26645)
                     /gene="nirQ"
                     /locus_tag="K7_04267"
                     /inference="ab initio prediction:Prodigal:002006"
                     /inference="similar to AA sequence:UniProtKB:Q02441"
                     /codon_start=1
                     /transl_table=11
                     /product="Denitrification regulatory protein NirQ"
                     /db_xref="COG:COG0714"
                     /translation="MDGSMQLGTGAADAPFYLPQGDECDVFAAAYTNNLPVLLKGPTGC
                     GKTRFVAHMAASLGRPLYTVACHDDLAAADLIGRYLLKGGETVWVNGPLTRAVREGAIC
                     YLDEVVEARKDVTVVLHPLTDDRRILPIDRTGEELEAAPGFMLVASYNPGYQNILKTLK
                     PSTRQRFISLEFDFPSPEMEAEVVAQESGLPLERCKPLVRLAGKLRGLKGQDLEEGVST
                     RLVVYAATLIAQGMSTDRAILAAMIEPLTDDEDIKRGLLDLVTAVFG"
     gene            complement(25836..26645)
                     /locus_tag="K7_04267"
                     /gene="nirQ"
     CDS             complement(26651..28018)
                     /gene="norB"
                     /locus_tag="K7_04268"
                     /EC_number="1.7.2.5"
                     /inference="ab initio prediction:Prodigal:002006"
                     /inference="similar to AA sequence:UniProtKB:P98008"
                     /codon_start=1
                     /transl_table=11
                     /product="Nitric oxide reductase subunit B"
                     /translation="MKYESQKIAYAYFAVAMGLFAIQVIGGLLAGLIYVSPNFLSELLP
                     FNIVRMLHTNSLIVWLILGFFGAAYFLIPEEAEREIHSPKLAYLQLIILVVGTLGVVVT
                     YVFNLFEGNWLLGKEGREFLEQPKWVKAGIVVAALIFLYNVSMTVLKGKKTAITNILLL
                     GLWGLALLFLFAFYNPGNLSLDKQYWWYVVHLWVEGVWELIMASILAYLMLKLTGVDRE
                     VVEKWLYVIVAAALFSGILGTGHHYYWIGTPAYWQWIGSIFSSLEVIPFFAMMAFAFVM
                     VWKGRRDHPNKAALLWSLGCATLAFFGAGVWGFLHTLHGVNYYTHGTQITAAHGHLAFY
                     GAYVCLNLAIFSYAMPILKNRDPYNQVLNMASFWLMTGGMVFMTFVLTFAGTVQTHMQR
                     VVGDYFMDVQDQIAIFYWMRLGSGLVVVLGALLFIYSIWVPRKEVIEPGAAETPAE"
     gene            complement(26651..28018)
                     /locus_tag="K7_04268"
                     /gene="norB"
     CDS             complement(28035..28484)
                     /gene="norC"
                     /locus_tag="K7_04269"
                     /inference="ab initio prediction:Prodigal:002006"
                     /inference="similar to AA sequence:UniProtKB:Q52527"
                     /codon_start=1
                     /transl_table=11
                     /product="Nitric oxide reductase subunit C"
                     /db_xref="COG:COG2010"
                     /translation="MREVMTKSMARNIFYGGSLFFILIFLALSAHSHLYIVNSENAAKL
                     DESVVRGKHVWEKHACINCHSILGEGAYFAPEVGNVMTRWGVLDDPEAAFESLKGWMEA
                     QPTGIPGRRQMPNFNLSDEELRDLTNFLIWTDNIDAQGWPPNEAG"
     gene            complement(28035..28484)
                     /locus_tag="K7_04269"
                     /gene="norC"
     CDS             complement(28584..29765)
                     /locus_tag="K7_04270"
                     /inference="ab initio prediction:Prodigal:002006"
                     /codon_start=1
                     /transl_table=11
                     /product="hypothetical protein"
                     /translation="MPTIITRIFGEGFRVFFLSAGLYGLFVGLVWGLWLAVPYLAPDYG
                     MTPPMWHAHEMIFGYATAALGGFFLTAVPNWTGAPDARARFIALAAGVWLAGRMAMWFS
                     GILPPLVVAVLDLAFVPMLAAKIATLLIRRPKPQNMVFLLLLSFIWVANLLTHLEWAGI
                     TSDTLQTGLRAGLLTLCAMIAILGGRITPAFTRNAMKRAGEPEANWPVSVAGLDKAGMI
                     LALVLPCGVLVLGATGATGVLALTLGGVQILRMLRWRMIWSARQPILFALHLGLGMLAL
                     GLILWGLAALGFGNEVAALHVLGIGCVGGMTLAVMSRAALGHSGRDLIAPGPMVVAYGL
                     MAAAAISRWIAADMESGYLVAVLLSDGLWVSAFVLYLIAMWPALTGPRLGHSN"
     gene            complement(28584..29765)
                     /locus_tag="K7_04270"
     CDS             30001..31677
                     /gene="nirS_1"
                     /locus_tag="K7_04271"
                     /EC_number="1.7.2.1"
                     /inference="ab initio prediction:Prodigal:002006"
                     /inference="similar to AA sequence:UniProtKB:P24040"
                     /codon_start=1
                     /transl_table=11
                     /product="Nitrite reductase"
                     /translation="MSLGISYNKTGRAFGVGLAMLLGSVAAPVFAEEPTLSDEAFESSK
                     QLYFEQCAGCHGVLRKGATGKNLEPHWKKTAADGTVTEGGTLALGQERLEKIIAWGTEG
                     GMNNFSDIMTEQEIKDMATYIMMEAPKPPEMSLEQMKATRKVYVEEADYPTEPLHGRNW
                     ENFFVVIERDVGKVAVIDGDTKEVLTHIPTGYAVHVLKASEHHSTTEPEHPGRFWYTMG
                     RDGKMTKIDLWQKPENMLVSEVKIAYDARDVAVSGDGKYVIGGGYWPPHFAIVDAQTME
                     PVKVVSTRGVNVDGDYVEEARVAAIYTTPNEPTWIVAIKELGQLWQVDYTDLENLRIDK
                     IDSAKFLHDGFFDPTGRYFQIAANASNKMVVVDTETHKLEAMIDTAALPHPGPGANWVD
                     PNCGPVAGTTHLGVGAVTVWGNDPENRPDDAWKVCYEVETDGPGLFIRTHPNSDYIWAD
                     QTKHPEPEIQQSVQVISKETGEIVKTIQITEDEGSAAVHFEFNADGTEVWVSKWNLSDS
                     KEPNGQIVIFDAKTLEEIGRIEGLYAPTGKFNVYNRSNHVT"
     gene            30001..31677
                     /locus_tag="K7_04271"
                     /gene="nirS_1"
     CDS             31802..33577
                     /locus_tag="K7_04272"
                     /inference="ab initio prediction:Prodigal:002006"
                     /codon_start=1
                     /transl_table=11
                     /product="hypothetical protein"
                     /translation="MTSEPDKKPPIWRRYFLWGMPVAGLAAAFAAGIIFWGGFNTAMEA
                     TNTEKFCVSCHEMRDYIYTEYTGTIHDVNRSGVGAVCSDCHVPKDWTHKIIRKIQASKE
                     LYGKMVGTISTPEKFEAKRIHLAMNEWERMKATDSRECRNCHDFESMMPEFQKPRARQQ
                     HLNAMETGQTCIDCHKGIAHSNIRDRATDEYLEELEAPNPAFVRPIPPEYLASLEKIEA
                     LEAAEADAEKAAKQAQQEAVQAQIDAAVAEERANAAGEASAAPAGGGGSDVASNIDWNA
                     VASADLKLFYPGQASFEWVQNGKTHGGARPLTKGGDQCSTCHAKELDTIGNKIVAGGEL
                     EPTPIPGKRGVIDATVQAAHDDENLYIRLQWPDAGHSPAPFVDGGKMDPDNQIKVAMMI
                     TGTDIELGDQVGCWASCHADNSYMPFDPGADAIAANGDVTGRLTAQDTVTKYISESRTE
                     VEVKGRGGKPLGGWDKLQSAEQIEQYLADGAYLDLMRVYADGSATNGYLLDQRVVNDGE
                     IAASAELSGGTWTVVFTRPLNSGAPGDVPLEPGQTYTVGFAIHDDYASARFHHVTLNTS
                     LALDDDSANINVVKQ"
     gene            31802..33577
                     /locus_tag="K7_04272"
     CDS             33630..34037
                     /locus_tag="K7_04273"
                     /inference="ab initio prediction:Prodigal:002006"
                     /codon_start=1
                     /transl_table=11
                     /product="hypothetical protein"
                     /translation="MKTQRLLPALLFLASPVLAADEDTAAICAEAEERYVELFDQPSSA
                     VEDAEVVLMYKYNFCPAELTVKAGTTVRWVNVDKRTSHSVLLKDGSEPESDRLFPEETV
                     DLTFLTPGPQDYLCGPHWETQNMIGMITVGP"
     gene            33630..34037
                     /locus_tag="K7_04273"
     CDS             34075..34230
                     /locus_tag="K7_04274"
                     /inference="ab initio prediction:Prodigal:002006"
                     /codon_start=1
                     /transl_table=11
                     /product="hypothetical protein"
                     /translation="MQIPRSLTYVKEVEPRMRQPAVMTRPVHPATSRNHTGFAQETPGS
                     DDIQDK"
     gene            34075..34230
                     /locus_tag="K7_04274"
     CDS             34239..35000
                     /gene="sumT_2"
                     /locus_tag="K7_04275"
                     /EC_number="2.1.1.107"
                     /inference="ab initio prediction:Prodigal:002006"
                     /inference="similar to AA sequence:UniProtKB:O34744"
                     /codon_start=1
                     /transl_table=11
                     /product="Uroporphyrinogen-III C-methyltransferase"
                     /db_xref="COG:COG0007"
                     /translation="MSGKVFLIGAGPGDPELMTLRALRMLQQADVVVYDRLVSDEILAM
                     HTEGARLIPVGKAPKCHTVPQDRINEILLEEARAGQAVARLKGGDPMIFGRGSEEAAYL
                     VDHGVEVEYAPGITAAQGASCSTGVPLTHRGLATSVQYVTGHRQADKVLDLDWKSLADP
                     DSTLVVYMGVANIGQIAMGLMTENLPGSTPVLAVAKATTRAERRLVSRLDRLAADVRQA
                     ELAAPTLFIIGQVVSLYSERPVAELLEQAHG"
     gene            34239..35000
                     /locus_tag="K7_04275"
                     /gene="sumT_2"
     CDS             34993..35361
                     /locus_tag="K7_04276"
                     /inference="ab initio prediction:Prodigal:002006"
                     /codon_start=1
                     /transl_table=11
                     /product="hypothetical protein"
                     /translation="MARPGRQNTAPARNNPQSGWAGRTVLTMAVLVATSAIAADTLDPN
                     ALKRLVHQDCGSCHGLSLKGGLGPDLRAGTLAHYDAEVLTGVILDGIPDTAMPPWRPLI
                     TEEEAEWIARYLLEPEAQ"
     gene            34993..35361
                     /locus_tag="K7_04276"
     CDS             35358..36503
                     /locus_tag="K7_04277"
                     /inference="ab initio prediction:Prodigal:002006"
                     /codon_start=1
                     /transl_table=11
                     /product="hypothetical protein"
                     /translation="MKQLILGLAATLMMSTAQAEPTATGDLGLVIERAQGSVLLVDQSE
                     RTALARIEGLGDLSHASLVYSPDERFAYVFGRDGGLTKVDIVTRQIANRVVQAGNAIGG
                     AISDDGTLVAVSNYEPGGVRVFDADTLEMVADFRTGSKTIGLVDAPGRRFVFTMWDTGE
                     TWIADFSSGTPEITKIPDMGENPYDALITSNGRTYITGLFGEDGLTALDLWADTPQPIR
                     VLPDYGRGQEEMPVYKMPHLEGWALTGREFVLPAVGHHEVLWINADTLTETGRTQTHGQ
                     PVFAMARPDGRQVWVNFAHPLNDTIQVIDSVSKDIIHEFKPGPAVLHMEFTPRGHEVWI
                     SVRDANKVMIYDTQTFEKLREIEADSPSGIFFTARAHRTGL"
     gene            35358..36503
                     /locus_tag="K7_04277"
     CDS             36507..37496
                     /locus_tag="K7_04278"
                     /inference="ab initio prediction:Prodigal:002006"
                     /codon_start=1
                     /transl_table=11
                     /product="hypothetical protein"
                     /translation="MCHITDPIDRHLLDDFQRNFPVTERPFQVVADTLKLSEADVIDRL
                     ARMRAAGRITRVGATIAPGAVSASTLAAVAAPEHRIEKIAALIDAEPGVNHNYQREDDW
                     NLWFVATGPDRAHVDNTLARIRKKTGLRVLDLRLVRPFNVDLGFRMSGGARRVPSARRI
                     DRSAMQDGDRDLLQSLSSGLSLVGDPYAALARSLGREPEDVMTRIRCLHEAGIISRLGV
                     IVRHRALGWSANAMVVWDLPADQIDTAGPTLAAHPGITLCYERNPVEGVWPYRLYSMIH
                     ARSRSEAYEVLAGATELQELTGARHKVLFSTRCFKQTGALIQPKESAA"
     gene            36507..37496
                     /locus_tag="K7_04278"
     CDS             37493..37942
                     /locus_tag="K7_04279"
                     /inference="ab initio prediction:Prodigal:002006"
                     /codon_start=1
                     /transl_table=11
                     /product="hypothetical protein"
                     /translation="MTLDAIDRRILNRMQDDLPLVSNPYAAVADALSISESDLLNRLSR
                     MKKERVITRFGPFFDAAAMGGAFCLCAMAVEPENFETVLTKVNAHPEVAHNYERTHRLN
                     MWFVLATETPEGIATAAEAIERETGIAVLQFPKLQEFFIGFRVAA"
     gene            37493..37942
                     /locus_tag="K7_04279"
     CDS             37939..38433
                     /locus_tag="K7_04280"
                     /inference="ab initio prediction:Prodigal:002006"
                     /codon_start=1
                     /transl_table=11
                     /product="hypothetical protein"
                     /translation="MIDAKDREIIEALQGGLPLVPAPYALVAETLGMDEDALLSRLAGL
                     KSRGVIRRIAAAPNHYKLGMTSNGMTVWDVDDNRVAELGAGIGALSFVTHCYERPRALP
                     DWPYNLFAMVHGSDRTEVEEKRAEITAILGDACRAKDILYSTRILKKTGLRLKSKEQLK
                     G"
     gene            37939..38433
                     /locus_tag="K7_04280"
     CDS             38437..39651
                     /gene="pqqE"
                     /locus_tag="K7_04281"
                     /EC_number="1.21.98.4"
                     /inference="ab initio prediction:Prodigal:002006"
                     /inference="protein motif:HAMAP:MF_00660"
                     /codon_start=1
                     /transl_table=11
                     /product="PqqA peptide cyclase"
                     /translation="MFRLTEYMHQLVKPTPVRKRRPGPVKPVVIWNLTRRCNLKCRHCY
                     TVSADVAFPGELSHEQAMVTLEDLGQFRVPALILSGGEPLDRFDFFDIAKRARDLVPML
                     ALSTNGTRIYDETADMIADVGFNYVGISLDGIGATNDWFRGVKGAFADALRGVRECKKR
                     GIKVGLRFCLTEGTQHHLPDLLKLCDDEGVDKFYLSHLVYAGRGDKNRGEDAEHLRTRK
                     GLDLLLERAWEAASGGRPLDIVTGNNDADAGYFLNWVRSRFDAGKEAHVREHLAAWGGN
                     SSGLGVANIDNLGRVHPDTYWSDYTVGNVKTKSFSELWTSDDPMLAMLRTRPRPLKGRC
                     SACQLKDVCGGNTRIRALQLTGDPWAEDPACYLSNQEIGVDDAGERLQVTPFRGKRHDP
                     AHQFF"
     gene            38437..39651
                     /locus_tag="K7_04281"
                     /gene="pqqE"
     CDS             39626..41251
                     /gene="nirS_2"
                     /locus_tag="K7_04282"
                     /EC_number="1.7.2.1"
                     /inference="ab initio prediction:Prodigal:002006"
                     /inference="similar to AA sequence:UniProtKB:P24474"
                     /codon_start=1
                     /transl_table=11
                     /product="Nitrite reductase"
                     /db_xref="COG:COG2010"
                     /translation="MIRRISSFDNGRSVHPAPVRVVSSGASGGSIYKKMKIGVLCSILS
                     VGAAWADAPSDYAEHCASCHGESRLGGVGPALIPETLKRMRGPRVAAVIAEGRAATQMP
                     GFSHELDALQIEELAGWLKSPLETDPEWGEAEIMASRALDEDYTSVDAPVWDSDPMNIT
                     LVVETGDHHVSVLDGDTFEVLDRFETPFAVHGGPKFSPDGRYVFIMSRDGWVQKYDIWA
                     LKQVGRARAGLNSRNIAMSGDGKWVAVANYLPNTLTLLSTEDLSVAKVIEIKGKKGKGS
                     RVSAVYQAPPRESFVLALKDVPEIWEVFYGANPPQSGLGHDFRIEGQFKNPDPFPVRKI
                     TTPDYLDDFFFDQSYEYVMGASRDGKGGQVIDLVIGQKVADLDLPGMPHLGSGITWQHG
                     DTTVMATPHLTDGTVSVIDMQTWETVKRIKTEGPGFFMRSHENSPYVWADVFFGPNKDA
                     MHVIDKQSLEIIKTLRPAPGETVAHVEFTKDGSHALVSIWEDDGAVIVYDAQTLEEVRR
                     LPMRKPSGKYNVWNKITFSEGTSH"
     gene            39626..41251
                     /locus_tag="K7_04282"
                     /gene="nirS_2"
     CDS             41208..41471
                     /locus_tag="K7_04283"
                     /inference="ab initio prediction:Prodigal:002006"
                     /codon_start=1
                     /transl_table=11
                     /product="hypothetical protein"
                     /translation="MSGTRSPSRKAPATEGRWPVWKLAILLYPATALTVAINLFLLGLI
                     LHSAGFGAIEPVPAILWSIPLGIPATWLAGRWLRGLMDEADE"
     gene            41208..41471
                     /locus_tag="K7_04283"
     CDS             41561..42025
                     /locus_tag="K7_04284"
                     /inference="ab initio prediction:Prodigal:002006"
                     /codon_start=1
                     /transl_table=11
                     /product="hypothetical protein"
                     /translation="MPTFRPPHSLFDRVSRAVCGLVGIFLLLLQMLGPALASSGDSMWI
                     EICSEAGAVWVEVDLEEDTDDPTAPCPKCADCALCAVTTAAPLPDLPLVAQAGDVRLVH
                     VANQSLCDLHSPKWLWPETRGPPYLTKEESERALRASMASTQVIGGAPWS"
     gene            41561..42025
                     /locus_tag="K7_04284"
     CDS             42016..44193
                     /locus_tag="K7_04285"
                     /inference="ab initio prediction:Prodigal:002006"
                     /codon_start=1
                     /transl_table=11
                     /product="hypothetical protein"
                     /translation="MVVSRAIHFLLAFTLSCLMAISAHADSLASFLPEIAPADLVPAAD
                     AFGPVRDDIPVAPVLKGGETVAWAFLTSDFVGTTGYSGKPIHVVAAIDSDAVLTGVKLV
                     KHSEPIVLIGIPNSRMVELTEGYAGLDLKREAETGGEGHDLDIISGATVTIMVIDDSLV
                     RGGIKVARALGLGGLSPVKADGPKREVDMAQNAVFDWTTLSGDGSVRRMTLDIGQVNAA
                     FEATGDQRAIRRPEPGEPDDTFIDMHVALVSVPSIGKSLLGEAEYQNLINWLDEGEQAI
                     LVLGRGAYSFKGSGYVRGGIFDRIQLIQGDRSVRFFDRQQRRLGEVAASDAPSFTELDI
                     FKIPADAEFDPAAPFRLQLLVQRAVGAVEKTFLTFDLGYKLPEQYLLPVAAPVVVDDAT
                     GEAAAKAALWQRIWKDRTVEIGVLIVMLLVLTATFFFQFHATMNARVFYWFRIGYLTMT
                     LFFIGWYANAQLSVVNLMALAGSLRTGFSWDAFLLDPLVFIQWFAVAAALLFWGRGAYC
                     GWLCPFGALQELTNKIARALKVPQWTLPWGLNERLWPAKYMIFLVLFGISFVSIPLAEK
                     YAEVEPFKTAIILKFMRDWPFVVFALALLGIGLFIERFYCRYLCPLGGALAIPARIRMF
                     DWLRRYPDCGSPCQTCANECPVQAIHPTGEINPNECVTCLHCQVLYQSETKCPVVIRQL
                     KRRAKTGSVNLKTPLGQPPANHPNAKPQSVS"
     gene            42016..44193
                     /locus_tag="K7_04285"
     CDS             44210..46117
                     /gene="nosZ"
                     /locus_tag="K7_04286"
                     /EC_number="1.7.2.4"
                     /inference="ab initio prediction:Prodigal:002006"
                     /inference="similar to AA sequence:UniProtKB:P94127"
                     /codon_start=1
                     /transl_table=11
                     /product="Nitrous-oxide reductase"
                     /translation="MSDNENKLNITRRGMLGATATGAVIAGTGLGSTLMTAKEASAAAN
                     VALEPGELDEYYGFWSSGQTGELRIMGVPSMRELMRVPVFNRCSATGWGQTNESLKILT
                     EGLLPETKEFLAANGKVTYDNGDLHHPHMSFTDGTYDGRYLFMNDKANTRVARVRCDVM
                     KCDKIIEIPNAHDIHGLRPQKYPRTGYVFANGEHEAPLVNDGQILDDPSQYVNIFTAID
                     GDTMEIAWQVMVSGNLDNTDCDYQGKYAFSTSYNSEMGMNLAEMTENELDHVVVFNLKG
                     IEEAVAAGNYQELNGVKVVDGRKEAGGNLTRYIPIPNSPHGVNAAPDKKHIMINGKLSP
                     TVSVIDVEKVDALFADNADPRSAIVAEPQLGLGPLHTAFDGKGNAYTTLFLDSQVVKWD
                     IAKAIEAYAGADVDPIVDKVDVHYQPGHNSTSMGETAEADGKWLISMNKFSKDRFLNVG
                     PLKPENEQLIDISGDKMKVVHDGPTFAEPHDSIIVHRSKVNPVNVWDRNDPMWEDARQQ
                     AAADGVDLEEGAEEPIRDGNKVRVYMTSTAPVFSMEKFTVKQGDEVTIYVTNLDDVDDV
                     THGLCLSNFGVAMEIAPQATASVTFIADRPGVHWYYCQWFCHALHMEMRGRMFVEPRSA
                     "
     gene            44210..46117
                     /locus_tag="K7_04286"
                     /gene="nosZ"
     CDS             46120..47376
                     /gene="nosD"
                     /locus_tag="K7_04287"
                     /inference="ab initio prediction:Prodigal:002006"
                     /inference="similar to AA sequence:UniProtKB:P19843"
                     /codon_start=1
                     /transl_table=11
                     /product="putative ABC transporter binding protein NosD"
                     /translation="MRWSLLIPLLLGSPLWAADWDVPNRAGAINETLAQAADGDTLRLS
                     PGVYFETLVLDRPVTLDGQGQATIDGQGDGSVITVTGPGVTVRGLTVVGSGSDHDGIDS
                     GIQLTKTAKAPVVEDNVLLGNLYGVDIHGAKDSVVRGNRIEGRRDQRMNDRGNGVYVWN
                     APGARVEDNDIRYGRDGIFVNSSKKNTFTGNLFRDLRFAVHYMYADNSVVSDNVSIGND
                     LGYAVMFTTNVTVANNVSIGDREHGVMLNYANKSVITGNVVKGAKEKCTFLYNSNKNEF
                     TDNWFQGCGIGIHFTAGSERNRIVGNAFVGNRTQVKYVSTKWVEWSEEGRGNYWSDFAA
                     YDVDGNGIADAPYRPNDSMDHVLWTQPSAKLLLGSPAVQLVRWSQSAFPALLPGGVMDS
                     NPLMQAPEPPAMKKVPHDG"
     gene            46120..47376
                     /locus_tag="K7_04287"
                     /gene="nosD"
     CDS             47366..48259
                     /gene="nosF"
                     /locus_tag="K7_04288"
                     /inference="ab initio prediction:Prodigal:002006"
                     /inference="similar to AA sequence:UniProtKB:P19844"
                     /codon_start=1
                     /transl_table=11
                     /product="putative ABC transporter ATP-binding protein
                     NosF"
                     /db_xref="COG:COG1131"
                     /translation="MTDKALSIDHVLKDRGKTRVLDDITLSLAPGQRVALLGHNGAGKS
                     TLIKSILGLTPIHGGAIRIGDATPGSAQARRETAYLPEAVSFHPALTGREQLTLFAKLS
                     GAKADVPGLLERVGLSDTLDRRIGAYSKGMRQRLGLAQVLLGQPKVALLDEPTSGLDPI
                     SRQDLYAIIDELAAQGTAVLIASHALTEVEARTDRIAIMRKGRMVADDTLTNLSALAGL
                     PIRLRVRASANPEALAAELGGNRINGASVELLCTPDDKMEALRRIAGLGDAVADVEMTP
                     PKLEDLYRHYAQEERL"
     gene            47366..48259
                     /locus_tag="K7_04288"
                     /gene="nosF"
     CDS             48256..49077
                     /gene="nosY"
                     /locus_tag="K7_04289"
                     /inference="ab initio prediction:Prodigal:002006"
                     /inference="similar to AA sequence:UniProtKB:P19845"
                     /codon_start=1
                     /transl_table=11
                     /product="putative ABC transporter permease protein NosY"
                     /db_xref="COG:COG1277"
                     /translation="MTRFLAITRTEMLILRRNRWLLVATLIMVLFALALTFAGSAPTGT
                     LGVDMLTVSVASMTTLSVYLAPLLALMISFDAIAGDVDRGSLSLLLSYPAGRGEILLGK
                     FTAHLAALAFAMTVGFGTAGAVAAFFGGAGPESLMALARLILTSILLGAVFLALGYLLS
                     ALAKGSTAAAGLSAGLWLVFVVLYDLGLLGAVVMDKGGTFTQSVFPWVMVANPADAFRL
                     WNIAATEGVAMASGMTGAAQALPVWAAPASLLLWPVIGFALARAAFRRVEP"
     gene            48256..49077
                     /locus_tag="K7_04289"
                     /gene="nosY"
     CDS             49074..49589
                     /gene="nosL"
                     /locus_tag="K7_04290"
                     /inference="ab initio prediction:Prodigal:002006"
                     /inference="similar to AA sequence:UniProtKB:O68481"
                     /codon_start=1
                     /transl_table=11
                     /product="Copper-binding lipoprotein NosL"
                     /translation="MKRLYLIALIALAACKEEIAVAPEPVDLTPDALSFFCQMNIAEHG
                     GPKGQIHLDGYPAPLFFSQVRDMVAYLKSPERDAKITAVYVSDMGIATNWREPGISNWI
                     AADGATFVVGANVAGGMGAREVVPFGDPSDADDFINRYGGTALPLSDIPADEVLGPVDL
                     DLNLETPV"
     gene            49074..49589
                     /locus_tag="K7_04290"
                     /gene="nosL"
     CDS             49586..50488
                     /gene="apbE_2"
                     /locus_tag="K7_04291"
                     /EC_number="2.7.1.180"
                     /inference="ab initio prediction:Prodigal:002006"
                     /inference="similar to AA sequence:UniProtKB:A5F5Y3"
                     /codon_start=1
                     /transl_table=11
                     /product="FAD:protein FMN transferase"
                     /db_xref="COG:COG1477"
                     /translation="MTVLSRRRFLSISAACMALPAGAKAAPVAHWLGTALGARASLQLS
                     GLTDDEARPVISAIEAELHRLENIFSLYRPDSELSRLNRDGMLTAPAPELLNVLSLCSA
                     LHDASGGVFDPSVQPLWLALASGADESVISSARQLVGWHQVTVTADHILLPQPGVSALT
                     LNGIAQGAITDRIADLLRSMGLGNVLVDMGEIAAIGANADGRHWRVGLAGPDGAVLKRI
                     GISDRAVATSAPGGSMLMRGQGHILSPDGSKPLHRAVSVSAPRAAIADGLSTALCLIPK
                     TRVDTVLDRFPGSRIEMMI"
     gene            49586..50488
                     /locus_tag="K7_04291"
                     /gene="apbE_2"
     CDS             50742..51257
                     /gene="napF_2"
                     /locus_tag="K7_04292"
                     /inference="ab initio prediction:Prodigal:002006"
                     /inference="similar to AA sequence:UniProtKB:P0AAL0"
                     /codon_start=1
                     /transl_table=11
                     /product="Ferredoxin-type protein NapF"
                     /db_xref="COG:COG1145"
                     /translation="MSQPTSRRAFLSGRMLREDPGAIRPPGAVEGRFLDLCTACGDCLD
                     ACPEDVITLSAGGYPTLRMTDGACTFCGDCVEACQTGALIADRMADWPWRASIVASACL
                     SLNGISCRICQDSCDEGSIRFKLMPGGKAEPVLNTETCTGCGGCATSCPADAVRFERPA
                     TLHPETLQ"
     gene            50742..51257
                     /locus_tag="K7_04292"
                     /gene="napF_2"
     CDS             51254..51547
                     /gene="napD"
                     /locus_tag="K7_04293"
                     /inference="ab initio prediction:Prodigal:002006"
                     /inference="protein motif:HAMAP:MF_02200"
                     /codon_start=1
                     /transl_table=11
                     /product="Chaperone NapD"
                     /translation="MNICGCLVHVAPDSTGTARQVMEDTPGVEVHAATDDGRFVVVVED
                     TPARMASEIIMDLHQIPGVISLTLTYHHFEDLAESYPRPDAPSQPTSRRPMQ"
     gene            51254..51547
                     /locus_tag="K7_04293"
                     /gene="napD"
     CDS             51544..54036
                     /gene="napA_3"
                     /locus_tag="K7_04294"
                     /EC_number="1.9.6.1"
                     /inference="ab initio prediction:Prodigal:002006"
                     /inference="similar to AA sequence:UniProtKB:P33937"
                     /codon_start=1
                     /transl_table=11
                     /product="Periplasmic nitrate reductase"
                     /db_xref="COG:COG0243"
                     /translation="MTISESRRTFLKASAAAATASAAGIPMAAGKANAQVATPDIRWDK
                     AACRFCGTGCSVLIGTKDGRVVATQGDPDAPVNRGLNCIKGYFLSKIMYGNDRLTTPLL
                     RKSNGEYDKNGEFEPVSWDEAFDVMAAKWKEALAKKGPTSVGMFGSGQWTVWEGYAAAK
                     LMKAGFRSNNIDPNARHCMASAVVGFMRTFGIDEPMGCYDDLEHADTFVLWGSNMAEMH
                     PILWSRLTDTRLTKPGCEVHVLSTFEHRSFELADNGMVFNPQTDLAILNYIANYIIQNG
                     AVNEEFVKNHVNITKTATDIGYGLRDNHPLQQEAANPNVGKMEPISFEEYAEAVSEYTL
                     EYTEELSGVPAEKLEKLAQQYADPNRKVMSLWTMGFNQHTRGSWVNSLMYNVHLLVGKI
                     SEPGNSPFSLTGQPSACGTAREVGTFAHRLPADMVVTNDKHREICETAWNVPAGTIPPK
                     PGFHAVLQNRKLKDGDLNAYWVQCNNNMQAAPNINEEGYPGYRNPENFITVSDPYPTVT
                     ALSADLILPTAMWVEKEGAYGNAERRTQFWRQQVKAPGEAKSDLWQLMEFAKRFTVEEV
                     WGEELLAAMPEHRGKTMYDVLYANGKIDQYPLSETAEGFDNDDAEHFGYYVQKGLFEEY
                     ADFGRGHAHDLAPFEMYHQARGMRWPVVDGKETLYRFREGYDPYVPEGAGVKFYGKPDG
                     KASIIFAPYEPAPEEPDAEYDLWLCTGRVLEHWHSGSMTRRVPELHRAYPAAVVYMHPQ
                     DAKDRGLRRGQEIVLSTRRGEVTSRVETRGRNKVPRGLVFMPWFDEGQLTNKLTLDATC
                     PLSKETDFKKCACKVERA"
     gene            51544..54036
                     /locus_tag="K7_04294"
                     /gene="napA_3"
     CDS             54064..54882
                     /gene="napG"
                     /locus_tag="K7_04295"
                     /inference="ab initio prediction:Prodigal:002006"
                     /inference="similar to AA sequence:UniProtKB:P0AAL3"
                     /codon_start=1
                     /transl_table=11
                     /product="Ferredoxin-type protein NapG"
                     /db_xref="COG:COG1145"
                     /translation="MSLAGTPLSPQRRRFLQGTARAAGGCVVAGSLLAWLARDARGLPA
                     EALRPPGALPEEDFLSACIRCGLCVRDCPYDTLKLAELGSDSGATGTPFFTARDVPCEM
                     CDDIPCVAACPTGALDPSLDNIDDAKMGVAVLVDQENCLNYLGLRCDVCYRVCPVIDEA
                     ITLEPSHNTRSGSHAIFAPTVHADRCTGCGVCEKSCVLPEAAIKVLPARLARGSAADHY
                     RKGWEEKAAKGAPLVEGIIDLPDRLPGPGTDNLVTPGGFAPEYNLPGVGQ"
     gene            54064..54882
                     /locus_tag="K7_04295"
                     /gene="napG"
     CDS             54879..55796
                     /gene="napH"
                     /locus_tag="K7_04296"
                     /inference="ab initio prediction:Prodigal:002006"
                     /inference="similar to AA sequence:UniProtKB:P33934"
                     /codon_start=1
                     /transl_table=11
                     /product="Ferredoxin-type protein NapH"
                     /db_xref="COG:COG0348"
                     /translation="MSASTQIPVGQEAIEAKGWIGAHRFLLLRRASQVFFLVLFLLGPW
                     FGIWIVQGNLAGSLTLGVLPLTDPLILLQSMVAGHWPELTALIGGLIVLVTYALIGGRV
                     YCSWVCPINPVTDAASWLHRRLDLPKGWQPKRSTRLWVLATVLIVSGLTGVIAWEIVNP
                     ITMLHRGLIFGMGFVWAMIAAIFVFDLLVARHGWCGHICPVGAFYGLIGTKSLLRVSAS
                     NRAACDDCMDCYAVCPENQVISPALKGKSGSSPLILSPDCTNCGRCIDVCAVDVFKFNH
                     RFDEALVAPADPAAAPKPRAARPI"
     gene            54879..55796
                     /locus_tag="K7_04296"
                     /gene="napH"
     CDS             55809..56246
                     /gene="napB"
                     /locus_tag="K7_04297"
                     /inference="ab initio prediction:Prodigal:002006"
                     /inference="similar to AA sequence:UniProtKB:P0ABL3"
                     /codon_start=1
                     /transl_table=11
                     /product="Periplasmic nitrate reductase, electron transfer
                     subunit"
                     /db_xref="COG:COG3043"
                     /translation="MNRPILTGGIALIPVLLLSGFALAQSAQVNSLRGAEVDEPVVLDQ
                     VHRNVEGRMQRNYRQQPPLIPHSIEQYQIDLRTNQCLSCHDWTKAGERNAPTLSMTHYL
                     DREGRELDRIAGTRYFCNQCHVPQADTPALVDNEFEPSSGN"
     gene            55809..56246
                     /locus_tag="K7_04297"
                     /gene="napB"
     CDS             56276..56974
                     /gene="napC"
                     /locus_tag="K7_04298"
                     /inference="ab initio prediction:Prodigal:002006"
                     /inference="similar to AA sequence:UniProtKB:P0ABL5"
                     /codon_start=1
                     /transl_table=11
                     /product="Cytochrome c-type protein NapC"
                     /db_xref="COG:COG3005"
                     /translation="MADSPENRGWIGRLWNAIWTPAVMFSSGFLILAGFLAGILFWGGF
                     HWTLELTNTEEFCTSCHTMETNLGEYRETIHYNNHSGVRAICSDCHVPHEWNHKIKAKI
                     MAVKDVYHELAGTISTPEKYEDHRLSMASAVWKKMKESDSRECRNCHNFEYMDFTLQET
                     RAASEHQRAIDSGMTCIDCHQGIAHSLPPNYLETYQDITAELDEAPQNLQQHASAGSDE
                     IRSFLAKRAD"
     gene            56276..56974
                     /locus_tag="K7_04298"
                     /gene="napC"
     CDS             56989..57246
                     /locus_tag="K7_04299"
                     /inference="ab initio prediction:Prodigal:002006"
                     /codon_start=1
                     /transl_table=11
                     /product="hypothetical protein"
                     /translation="MLELLGTIGGNILSLPGILGLALGMMTRKLWLGAVMGGVVGVLET
                     LVFAKWQFAHVEVLELMIAIAVGVCAGAVGSAIRIKGATA"
     gene            56989..57246
                     /locus_tag="K7_04299"
ORIGIN
        1 gtcgatccag tgccgaatgt tccggcgcaa tccggcctcg ttcaggctga ggtcttcgtt
       61 gaacgggttc aacgcggctg cccaaatccc ccgcatggtt tcgcgcgaat aggctttggc
      121 gtcgtgtttg gcatatttca tgggcaggaa gtccgaaggt cagatgttag atcgctagcg
      181 tgcaaacact ctggttccgt caaacgcaca aagccaagcg catagggcgg atctggatat
      241 taaatatttc gataacagag agcctgcagt ttcggatagg ttaaggctgc atctggaggc
      301 tctatgaaaa tcggcattat cggcgaaggc gctatcgggc gttacgtggc acaacacttg
      361 cttgaaaaag gcgaagggcc tgatgccata ctggtttcac ccggtcggct gcttgacgaa
      421 gaagcggccg ggccatcccg tgtttcctgc gtctcagacc tgcccggcgg gatcgatctg
      481 atggtcgatt gcgcgggcca tgcgggcctg aaagcacacg gagccgccat tctggaacgg
      541 ggcatcgacc tggtaacact gtcagtcggc gcattggctg accctgatct tgaacaggcg
      601 ctggcattgg cggcgcgtaa cggtcattcg catttgcgcc ttgccagcgg ggcaatcggc
      661 gcactggatt gcctatccgc cgcaagggta ggggggctga ccgaggtcat ctatcgcggc
      721 agcaagcccc cggcaggatg gcgtggttca gctgcagaag aacaattgaa gctggatcag
      781 ctgaattcag cggcgataca tttttccgga actgcccggc aagcagccgt ggcctatcca
      841 aagaacgcca acgtggcagc ggccatagcg ttggcgggac taggatttga cgagacaagg
      901 gttgaactga tcgccgatcc ggctgttaat gccaatatcc acgaaatcga ggcgcgcggc
      961 agttttggca ccttcacatt caggatcgaa ggaaaggcgc tgccggacaa cccgcgcagt
     1021 tcggctctgg ctgccatgag cgcgattgcc gccatcgaaa gacagcccgc agcgatcagt
     1081 atctgagggg ccttcatggt cgcacatcat acccgtatcg ttgagcgcgc gctgacgcgg
     1141 ttgaagctgc gccagttgcg tctgctggtt gcggtcggcc agcacggcag catccagaat
     1201 gccgcgcgcg atctgggcat ttcgcagcct gccgccacca agatgattca ggacctggag
     1261 ctggatttcg aggtcaagct tttcgagcgg accaatcgcg gcgttgtgcc cacggtgttt
     1321 ggtgaagcac tgatccgcca tggcaagctg atcttcgcgc aggtctcaaa tgctgctcag
     1381 gaattggatg atctgaacga aggcaacagc ggccgggttg tggtgggaac cctgctggcg
     1441 gcgtcaccaa ccttgctgcc acgcgctgtc gaacggctgc tgaaagaccg cccgaaagtc
     1501 gcggtcaaaa ttgtcgaggg gacaaacgaa gtgctgatgc ctgcgctttt gtcgggcgag
     1561 atcgacatgg ttgtcggtcg tctgccaagt catcgccacc gggcacggat cacgcaggaa
     1621 aagttctttg atgaacgagt attggccgtg acgggaacgc agcatccttt ggtcggcagg
     1681 ccgaatatca ctttcgaaga actcagacgc tttggctgga tacttccgcc ggtcgaaacc
     1741 actctgcgcc gccagaccga ccagtacttc gtgcgacagg atcagtacca gccgggtgtt
     1801 tcaattgaat cagtttccta tcttgccaac aggtccctgt tgcgatctca cgatttcgtc
     1861 gggctgatgc cggcccatgt cgcttcgttg gatatcgacc gtggtctgct ggcctgcctg
     1921 gattgggctg tcccatttgg tgcgggccct gttggcgtgt ctcacagagg ggaaagcagc
     1981 ctgtccccgg caagcagcac atttctggat gccctgcgcg cggcagcagg tgacatctga
     2041 accatccctg cagatatcac gcaatcggat atcagtattt cttcaattca gttgaggtga
     2101 tgccagcgga aatgagaccc tgaagctgaa ttgcaacctg cgagggcgcc atgagcactt
     2161 atccggacct gaaactctat atcggcggtg agtggcgcaa ggcagcagac gacattcccg
     2221 tgttgaaccc tgcgacggaa gaggagatcg gcaggcttcc caaagcgggc aggtccgatc
     2281 tggatgacgc gctggttgcg gccgaagcgg ggtttcgcgt ttggcgtcgc acggccccac
     2341 gcgaccgtgc ggacatcatg atcaaggctg cggcgctgat gcgcgaccgc caggaggaga
     2401 ttgcccgctc aatcactgcc gagcatggaa agccgctggc acaggcccgg cttgaggtga
     2461 tccgcggctg cgagtttttc gaatgggacg cgggcgaggc catgcgtacc tatggccgcg
     2521 tcatcccctc ggcgcccggt gttcgatatg ttgtgcatca ccaacccatc ggggtggttc
     2581 ttggcctgtc gccctggaat ttcccgatga gccagccggc acgcaagatt gcaggcgcgc
     2641 tggcatcggg gtgttcgatc atcctgaaag cggctgagga aactccggca ggtgccatgc
     2701 atattgcgcg cgccttccac gacgccggct tgccaccggg tgtcctgaac cttgtctttg
     2761 gcgaacctgc ggagatctca aaccatctta tccggcagaa tcctgtacgg cttgtcgcct
     2821 ttaccgggtc aacagcggtc gggcgccacc tgacgacgct cgcctcggag aacatgacgc
     2881 gcgtcttgat ggagttgggc gggcatgcgc cagtcatcgt ctgtgaagat acagacgttg
     2941 aaaaagccgc acttagcgga gcggtccgca aatacaggaa tgcagggcag gtctgcacct
     3001 cgccaacccg gttttttgtg cacgaaagca tctacaagcc attcctggat acgttcaatg
     3061 aacgggccgc tgccactgtc gtagggaacg gagtggaaga gggtatcgaa atggggccgc
     3121 tggcaaacga ccgccgcgtt cccgcgctga gcgaacttgt ggaagatgcc cgtgatgccg
     3181 gtgcaacgat ctgcaccggg ggcggtcgga tcggagccaa aggctatttc tttgcgccga
     3241 ccgttttgac gaatgtgcct gacgacgccc gcgtgatgca ggaagagcca tttggcccgc
     3301 tggctgtgat caatccggtc gcttcactgg acgaagccat agccaaggcg aatgcgacac
     3361 cttttggtct tgccgcttac gggttttcaa acagggccga ctatattgac cggatgaccg
     3421 atgaagtcga agccggaaac ctttccttca atacgctgga agcatcattg ccggaaacac
     3481 cttttggcgg ggtcaaatcc agtggatacg gccgggaagg cgggacggag ggtttggaaa
     3541 actatatgat tgtcaagaat atctctcaca gcacccagat cgtttgatca tgcgcggggc
     3601 aagatctggt cccgaaatat cgttctgaca gtaaatggcg aaatagctta aagcactgtc
     3661 attgttataa tttttgacaa attaaagaat tagtagaatg ggccatattt tggcctcaat
     3721 caaacgtcac ttcacatagc cactggcatt gacgccgctc acactcaatc gctgcggcat
     3781 gcagttgctt ttccccctcg tggcaactca gatccgacct cccacttgaa aacggatctt
     3841 gccgtagcga ttgaaagcca gttttttcac atctgatctg gttcgggtca tgcctattga
     3901 tgttctgaaa actcctgttc aagccaggtt tcgaacagtt gcttaacagg ctcgtttgcg
     3961 cctgttccgc ttgtctcaac aagaaagtgg gattgattga ttgggaccgc atcgccgaca
     4021 atcgcgatgc cctgtccggc ctcgattgcg gtttgcgcga acctttccag caccattgcg
     4081 taccctccgc ccgcggcaac gacgcccatc gcggcgacgg ttgtatcgac ggagtagggg
     4141 gacaagggtt cagaatacgc tatgcccaat gcttcgaaat acttctgccc catgtcctga
     4201 aatcccagaa tctgcacaag cggctgcttg cggagttcgg caaccggcat gttttgcccc
     4261 gatgccgaac ccgccgcgac aggtacgata cgctcggtcg agatttttcg ggttcgcgca
     4321 tcaggccagt caccaacccc cacgcgcaac tcgacatcca cgttttcgcg accagccgaa
     4381 tccgcccaaa tgtttgagac cagccgaatg gatacatcgg gctggctgcg ggtgaattcc
     4441 ggcagcctat gtgccagcca gagcgtcgct gtcgagatcg gagcccgcac ggttagaacc
     4501 tgcgcgcttc cggacccgaa aaggctggcg gtcgataccg taatatcgct tagcgcgcgc
     4561 cgcacggaat aggcgtaggc ctgtccgacc tctgtcaggc tcaggtttct ggccgcgcga
     4621 aagaaaagct tgcaccccaa ctgcgcctct agcgagcgga catgcagact gagtgccgtt
     4681 tgcgttatac ccagttcctt cgccgcggcc gtaaagctca tatgccgcgc tgcgcattca
     4741 aacgatctga gccagacaag atttggggaa ttggacacgt tcagcaccaa agagaatttg
     4801 tgattattgc tctttttatt cgttttactt tttcgcttca acgtcgctaa atcggtgcgc
     4861 aaacggaaat ttcaccggcc tgatcagacc ggacaccctg gggaacgcgc ttatgaaagt
     4921 tggatttatt ggtctgggta atgtcggcgg caagctttcg ggttcgctgc tgcgcaatgg
     4981 tatggacttg acagtccatg atctgaacga agaactggtt gatgcattcg tggcccgtgg
     5041 tgcgaaaaag gcggaaggac cgtcgcaact gatgcgggat tgtgatgcgg tcattacctg
     5101 cctgccgacg cctgctgcgt cggacgccgt catgcagcag atgttgccgg aagtaaccga
     5161 cggcaaaatc tggatggaga tgtccaccac ggatgaggct gaagtcaaac gcctgggtgc
     5221 catggtgatg gagcggggcg gggcggcagt ggattgcccg gtctcaggcg gatgccaccg
     5281 cgcggcgaca ggaaatatct cgatctttgc gggatgtgat cgcgcaacgt tcgagcgtat
     5341 cgcgccgttc ctcaagacca tgggccgccg tattttgcat accggtgagt tggggtcggc
     5401 ttcggtcctg aaagttttga cgaactatct ggccacagcc aatctggtga cctgctgcga
     5461 ggctctggtc acggccaaag ccgcaggtat ggacctgaat accacctatg aagcgatcaa
     5521 gatcagttcc ggcacatcgt ttgttcatga gaccgagagt caggtcatcc tgaacggatc
     5581 acgcgatatc tcgttcacca tggatctggt caaaaaggac gtgagcctgt ttcagcaggt
     5641 tgccgaccgc cacaacgtcc cgttggaaat ctcgcccatg ctggttcaga ttttcgagga
     5701 cgggatcgaa cgttttggcg aacgtgagtt gtcgcccaac attatcaggc gcctggaaga
     5761 ggtcacaggc ctggagatcc ttgcacccgg cttcccgacc gagatggaag acgatgaacc
     5821 cgaagagccc ggctatgagg tgatcccgca aggcaaggcg ctgaaagccg ctgaatgacc
     5881 tgatcacgtc gggcgttgaa ccggctcagg catattatag ctgtggccgc cagggccatt
     5941 ctatccggca agctggtgct gctaaatcgc gagtagggga ttggacatga cgacagcgga
     6001 caccaaccca acggaaaatg ccgcccatcg ccccgagcct ggtccgatga gccgtgagtg
     6061 gcactggcac cctgaattgc cagtgaacca cgcgccatat tggcattggc caccgaaacc
     6121 tggtgttctg gctaagtggc tttggcagaa ttacctgcag gtttccgatc gttcgatcta
     6181 tttggcactg tcgtttgtcg tggcgttctg gatgcaaccc gttggccccg aacaaacgca
     6241 attcgcgttc gggtggatgt catgggtttt catccgaaac tgggctctgc tgatcattgt
     6301 cgcaggtggg ctgcatttct ggttctacgg aattgacggg cagggcaagc tgctgaaata
     6361 cgacccaaga ccctacgtga agcgcaagaa tgcgctttat aagttcggct atcagacctg
     6421 ggacaatatg tactattcgc tggtctacgg tgccacgatc ctgtcggcgc tcgagtgctt
     6481 tttgcgctgg atgtatgcca atggttacgt cgcgacgctt agctttggcg ctcatccggt
     6541 ctggtttatt ctactgttcc cgatactcgc catatggcag agttttcatt tctacatggt
     6601 gcatcttttt ctgcatcaac cgttcattta cagacaggtt cacgccgttc atcaccgcaa
     6661 cgtaaacacc ggaccctggt cgggcatgtc gatgcacccg gtcgaggcgt tcggctatct
     6721 cagcgcgatc ctgatcgttc tggtattgcc aagtcatccg gttcacatga tctttctggg
     6781 atattggctg atgctgggcg ccgcgtcatc ccattcggga tacgaagcaa tctgggccca
     6841 cgaccgcaaa gcactcctga tcggtgcctt ttttcatcag ttgcatcata gatactacga
     6901 atgcaactac ggcaacgcgg aaatgccctg ggacaagtgg tttggcacat atcacgacgg
     6961 ctcagaggag gcgaccgtac gcacgcgcaa ccggaaacgc gaaatgcatg cgtcacggca
     7021 gtagctaacg ttgctttttc ccgaggttta atgaaaatac aactctaagt ggcgttcgtc
     7081 gggatatccc gcataatcat gattatgtta ataacatggg tatgtatcgt ttaggtactc
     7141 gctttggcca acgacaacgg cttcgcaata cttgttttct gatacttctt atctatattg
     7201 tcatgtatga gatataagga aacttgtgat gtccaggatt cttcatcttt atgatgtcgc
     7261 agaagatacc gaacgcgatc tttccgcgca ggaagcggtt cggcttgccc aaaaggacaa
     7321 atccctaatc cttatcagcg gtgttcggga catgtcaccc aggacatttc acctcatcgc
     7381 atcctcggtt gccagacgaa agctggagcg cgctcaggag cgtattgacg cgatgattga
     7441 tgcctatctc gacacggacg cgttcgatca ggtcgaggca aagattgacg acgacaatgc
     7501 ccggctgcgc gcggaattcc tgagcgattt tgcggtcctt acaagcgccc agatccatgc
     7561 catgtctggc agcacatcga gaaacaagtc agccacggcg aacgactgga aaaaggccgg
     7621 aaagatcttt tcggtcaaac tgcagggcaa ggacctgtat ccggcgttcc aatttaatgc
     7681 tgatgggcgg ccctatgcga ccttggcgga cgtgcttgct gcgcttccgc aggatttgac
     7741 tccctggcaa actgcctttt ggcttgtcgc gccccaaaac gcgctggatg gtgctcggcc
     7801 gattgacctt gttcaggccg gtgacgcgcg ggttgtcgat gccgctgcgc gcgcgtttga
     7861 aacgccggca ggctgacggc gcgtgatact tccgaatgcg gccggacagc atccctactt
     7921 tgcgctggaa agcgggcgag aggtctttcg cctgcaccga gacgttctgg atggtgatca
     7981 gttcaatccc ggttacggca cgtcccgctt cgcccccttt caggatctcg agggcaaaat
     8041 agttcccact ctttactccg ctaccacatt tgatggcgcg gcttatgaag cactgttccg
     8101 agaacgtccg gccaagtatc agacattccc tcgtaaccgt cttgatgact atgcagcaag
     8161 ccggttaacg accaggcggg aacttcagtt ggttcgtttg tttacgccgg aactcgccgc
     8221 ttggggcatc gcggaagctg acctgcttac ctacgatgaa agcaactatc ccacttgccg
     8281 ggagcttgcc gccttgatct ggaaagacaa tcccgccgca gatggcatga tctggtcatc
     8341 cgtgcgtgac agttccgcat tggcgatgat gctgttcgaa gatcgggtaa cacccggcgc
     8401 gctgacggta acagaaacgc ggtacgttca gcgcgacgcg gacttgctgg atcagctgcg
     8461 aacaacggcg cgccgcgcgg gcatcacgat cagccgttaa gcttgttttg aaaaggtgtc
     8521 gaacgccttg agcgccttgg cgctgtaggc ataagacggg ccgcccccca tataggtcgc
     8581 catggccaac gcctcgcaca gttctccccg gctggcaccg aggcgcacca aagaacggac
     8641 gtgaaagccg atacaactgt cacaccgcgt cgcaattgcg atcccgagcg ccatgaactc
     8701 tttggttttt tcgctgagcg cgccgttgga cttggcggcc ttacccatga tgccaaagcc
     8761 tttgaccgtc tcgggcactt ctttcgaata tgttgcgatg tcggcctcaa tcccggccat
     8821 gaagtcattc cagtccatgt catcctcctt cagccgcgtt cgtccgatcc catgcggcgt
     8881 tccagccagc gcactccggc gctgatgatc agaaccagga tcagatattc aaggatcagc
     8941 agcgaataga tctcaagcgg ccggtattct gtgaccacca gctcgttcgc gcgccgcgtc
     9001 agttcctgca tgccgatgac gctggcaaag gcgctcatct tgacaatgta gatgaactgg
     9061 ttcgccagcg gtggcaaaat gcgccggatc gcctgaggca ggatcacata gcgcatggtt
     9121 tgaagatagt tcaggccgat ggtctgggcc gcctcggtct gtcccttggc aatcgactgg
     9181 ataccggccc ggtaaatctc ggctgtaaat gcactatcgg acaaggcgag cgtgatgatc
     9241 gcgccccaga acggatcaat cggtatgttc aggcccattt cacgaaaaac gatcggcagg
     9301 ccgtagaaga cccagaacag catgggcagc agcgggatcg agcggatcag ttcgacatag
     9361 acccggttca ccaaacgcca gcccctgctt ttggccagcc ccggcaatgc cacgatcagc
     9421 cccagaacaa tcgaaatgac agcggcgatc actgaaatca agatggtgtc gcccatgccg
     9481 gaaatcagga atttgacatt gatccagccc gcttcggtca tcggattgat gacataccat
     9541 ccccatgtgg aagaactgga acaagctgca agcgccagaa acgacaggag aagaagaagg
     9601 tttcttttca tcgcgtttgg ccccctcaat gttgcagtat ctggctgaga aatttctggc
     9661 agcgctcgga tcggggggcg ccaaagaact cctcggggtt gctctgttcg acaatctgcc
     9721 ccgcatccat gaacaccatg ttgtctgcca ctttgcgtgc aaagcccatc tcatgggtca
     9781 ccacgaccat ggtcatgcct tcttgcgcaa gtgccaccat cacatcaagc acttcggaaa
     9841 tcatctcggg gtccagtgcc gacgtgggtt cgtcaaacag caggacccgg ggttccatgc
     9901 ataacgaccg cgcgatggcg acgcgctgct gctgtccgcc ggacagttgg ccggggcgtt
     9961 ttttggcctg atccgggatg tgaacccgtt ccagataatg cctcgcccga gcctcggcgt
    10021 cggcacgcga cattcctcgt gacttgattg ggccaagggt caggttttcc agaacgctca
    10081 ggtgcgggaa tagattgaac tgctgaaaca ccattccgac ctcggaccgg atggccgtca
    10141 cggacttggg gtcattcgtc agttcaattc catcaacacg gatggtgcct ttctggtgtt
    10201 cttccaatcg gttgatacag cgcaccacgg tcgatttgcc ggaccccgaa gggccgcaga
    10261 tcacaacctt ttcgcccgac ttgatgctga gattgatgtc cttcaaaaca tggaaatcgc
    10321 cgtaccattt attgacattc acaagttcga ttgccgtttc gctcactggc cgggctccct
    10381 tggtatgaag ttttcctggg aagaaatatt tttcttgagg ttatcgttgc acttgacgtt
    10441 aaatcaagca tcaaaaatgc tagtatacaa cggcaatcaa tgaacaacca acgggagcac
    10501 tcagatgaaa aacctactca ggacggccgc tgcggcagcc atcggactgg cccttgccgg
    10561 ggccgcacag gcccagtcag cgctgaacga aatccttgat ggcggtgtcc tgaaggttgg
    10621 cacaaccggt gactggaacc cgatgaccct gcgcgaccct gcgaccaaca gctacaaagg
    10681 gtatgacatc gacatcatga ccgagctggc caacgacctg ggggtcgagg tcgagtttgt
    10741 tccgaccgac tggaaaacgc tggtcaacgg cgtggtctcg ggcaaatacc acatgaccgg
    10801 ttcggcttcg atctcgccgc cgcgcatgaa agttgcgggt ttctcggaaa gctacatctc
    10861 ggtcgaactc tatcctttca cgaccaagga caaggccgac cgtttcagcg gctacgactc
    10921 gatcaaccag cctgacgtca aggttgcaac aacccttggc accacattcg aaaaacgcgc
    10981 gcgcgaatgg ttcccgaacg cggatatcaa ggtggtcgag gcccctgccc gcggatttca
    11041 ggaggttctg gccggacgtg ccgacgtctt tatcacgtca aacatcgaag gcgcgacgct
    11101 ggaagccaaa tttccggttg tccccgttgc aggcgccgag gcccgttctc cttcgcccat
    11161 cgccatgctg ctgccacagg acgatcaggt gtggatcaat tacgtgaaca actggatcaa
    11221 agtgaaaaag gcgcaggggt tctttgaggc caacaaggaa aaatgggggc tttgatcccc
    11281 atatttagaa ccgtccgctc cggccggagc ggacggtcta gccaggcact gctttggcca
    11341 gaagcgaaat aaaactgacc ttgtcggtct taagctcaac cgccccatgg gtcgtactgg
    11401 aatcataact cagactgtcg ccggggcgca tgtggtacaa gccttcgccg caccgaaaga
    11461 tcatttcgcc ctcggttaca tgcacaaact ctgccccttc atgctgataa agcgggcccg
    11521 gcggcaaggg gccttcaagc gtgacaagaa agctctcaaa gctcacgtgg ctggcttcgg
    11581 cacgtccgat cagtttgaac gcatgcccaa aatcgctacc catacgctga accgtcatgc
    11641 cctcgccggc ggccacaaag gatacatccg tcacttcggc agttccggcg aagaaattga
    11701 tcagcggaac gcccgtggcc ttcgccaacg cctcaagcga attcagcgaa gcggatacct
    11761 gtccccgctc gatcttggaa atcatcgctg gcgagacatt ggcgcgcgcc gacagttcag
    11821 cgatcgtcag gccggccaga accctatggg ctttgaccgc tgcgccgatt acctgatcca
    11881 gccggggctt ttccccttcg atgggtgcgg aatcttccat gcacgcagcg taacgccccg
    11941 gtacaaaaag ggaaagcgcg cgtaaccgta aggacacctg atgcaactgg aacacatgac
    12001 ctggtacgaa gttgacgacc gccttggcaa tggctgcgcg gtgatgcttc ctatcggctc
    12061 gaccgaacag cacgggccga tcgggcggat cgggaccgac acgatctgtg cccgggccgt
    12121 cgcgctacgc gccgctgatc tgtgtgacgc gatcgtggca cccgccctgg cctacacgcc
    12181 cgcacctttc aacgctgcct ttcccggcac ggtttccgtt tccccggatg tgttcactct
    12241 ttatgcaaag gaaatcattg aaggcctttt ggcgcagggc ttttctggca tcttcatcgt
    12301 taacggccat ggtgcgaaca ttgcacccct gcgggccata agcgccgacc tgcccccgaa
    12361 cgccttgatc acccgcagct ggtgggaacc tgaacccgtc aacgcattgc ggcgtacgct
    12421 atacggagaa tgggaaggga tgcacgccac cccgtccgaa gttgccatca cgcaatcctt
    12481 gttgggcgtc ataaccgacg aacgcgccgg agagccgccg caaaagctga cccctcaata
    12541 cctgcgtgat cacagcggag accgtcacgg gccgccggat gaacaccgcg cagaattccc
    12601 agacgggcgg gtcggatccc attctgcttt ggccacgccc acagacggag cccgactgct
    12661 ggagatggcg gctcaagcca tctcacggga gtttcttgat tttcaacagg caaggaggca
    12721 aagttgacaa cacttggtgc cagattttta gctgtactaa aataaatttt gatcttcccc
    12781 gcattcttct gttcaatggt cagaacaaat ggaatgcagg agagactgga tgcaagctcc
    12841 gacaacgcgg gcaaaaacca aggggcagcc gaccgaattg ggtcaggcga tccggcgacg
    12901 ccgcaaggcg atggggctga cgctggatca ggtggccaag aaggccgatc tgacgacggg
    12961 gtttctgtct caggtcgagc gtgggctcag ctctccctcc ttaacctctc tcatggcaat
    13021 tgctgcggct ttgcaaacaa ccatcgaaca actgctgagc gttccacagg tcttttccga
    13081 gtttgtcgcc aaggagagca gacagaccta ttcccttggc ttgcgcgggc ggttttacga
    13141 gaaactcggg ccgggatttc tgggcgctct gttccacccg cagatcgttc atcgcccgcc
    13201 ggggcacgta tcggaacgta tgtgccacag cggtgaagcc ttttgctatc tgcaagccgg
    13261 tcaactggaa taccatctgg gtgatcgtgt tttcatcatg tcacccggcg atgtggttca
    13321 tcacgacaca tcgacgccgc actattccgt tgtcctgggc gaaaccgagg ccgtcgaact
    13381 gtgggttaca acctctccga tcaaggattc cgcgccacca gacagcggtt aggactgcga
    13441 aaaactcagt cccggaatgc cgcgctctaa aaaagtttca acttttacta aaaaaaactt
    13501 tagtaaaact aagaatcgct taatgtccct ccgcaggagc aagaagattt gcgggaggag
    13561 aagaagatga agctgaagac actattgggc gccacggtcg ccgcgacgct tgcgctgccc
    13621 gttctggcgc aagaacgcgg gggcacattg aactttgccc gctatgacgg atcgcgcctt
    13681 atcgatccga tctacgcgga ccgcaacccc gatatctgga tggttggcag cctgttcgac
    13741 acgcttttgc gcagcagccc cgatggcaac tcggtcgaac ccgggcttgc agaagactat
    13801 gcagtgtcag aggacggcaa gaccgtatcc ctgaccctgc gagaaggtat ccagttcgct
    13861 gacggctcgc ccatgtcggg cgcggatgtg gtcttttcgc tggatcgcgc ccgcaaccct
    13921 gacctgagcc catgggctgg tctactgggg tcgattgacg cggtgtccgc ggatggaaac
    13981 gcgatcacca tcgctttgaa agaccccgat cccaccctgt tgtcgatgtt ggccacattc
    14041 aacaccgcca tcgtttcgaa agccgcattc gacgcagccg caggtgaaac ggatcaggac
    14101 aaatccgctg ccatttttgc ggccacaagc gcaggcgtcg gctccggccc gttctatttg
    14161 tgcggctttg aacaaggggc cagcatggat ttctgcgcca acgagcatta ctggcgcatg
    14221 ggcgcggatg gcaaagccct gccctatctg gacggcgtcc atttcgagat cgttcccgat
    14281 gatgcaaccc gcattctacg cctccaggcg ggagaggttg atgcagccga gttcatcccg
    14341 ttcagccgcg tggccgagct tgcggccgat ccgaacatca acatgcagct gtatccgtca
    14401 acacggatca tctattcgcc gatcaacacc cgtgagacac gcgccgacgg ttcccccaac
    14461 ccgctggcag acccccgcgt gcggcaggcg ctgaactatg gaaccaacaa ggatgctctg
    14521 atcggtgtgg ttctgcacgg tgcgggccaa cccatgagct caccgctgat ggccaaagca
    14581 acgcaatatg cggccgatct gagcccgctc tatagctatg atcttgaaaa agccaaaggg
    14641 ttgatcgcgg atgccggggt cgcggacggc acgcaggtga ctctgaccac gctggccgga
    14701 tccgccgatg acgcaacaat tttcgccgcg cttcagcaaa tgtggggcga gttgggaatt
    14761 gatctggtgg tcgaacaggt cgacggcgcc acgcgcgggg ccaagaaccg ctcgggtgag
    14821 tttgacattc acacatggct gggtcaacga tgtgaacgat cccagccagg ttgtcggctg
    14881 gctgggctac acaccgactg ccaaggctgt cggcaccggt tgggagaacg cagagttcaa
    14941 caccctgttc gaagaggccg ccaaagacat ggacccggac tctcgaaagg ccaagttcga
    15001 ccgcatgcag gcactttatg ccgaggcagc ccccttgctg ttcatgtatg aaacaccttt
    15061 cgctgtcgcg ctggggacgg cggtcgaggg ctatgttcag accccgcttg gcaataacat
    15121 cttcgatgaa gccacagtca gccgctaaga gctgatccct tgcctcgccg caccctgcgg
    15181 cggggccctt tgcggagcgt cgaattgtcc agcctgtcct acatcttcaa acggcttttg
    15241 ctgatgatcc cgaccttctt tctggtcatg atcatcatat tcatgctggt gcgcctgttg
    15301 cccggtgatc cggccatcgc catggccggg gaccgcgcat ctgacgccga tattgctgca
    15361 atccgggaaa gactgggtct gacggagccg atgccagtgc aattctggct gtttctgacc
    15421 aatactctgc agggcgatct gggccgttcg atcctgatgc ggacggatgt cgtgggcgtc
    15481 attgccgatc gattgccgat cacggttttc ctgacgattt actcggttgt gctatccctg
    15541 atcatcgctg gtccgctggc ctttgtcgcg gcgctcaatc gcggccgctg gcccgatgcg
    15601 gtgatccgca ctgtgttcca gatcggcctg tcgatgccgg tgttttacat cggactggtt
    15661 ctgctgacct ttttggcggc gcagttgcgc ctgttcccgg tgggtggtta tggcgacacg
    15721 tttggtgagc gtctctatca cctgtttctg ccttcggtga ccgtggcgct ttatacttcg
    15781 gccatcatca tgcggaactt gcgcagcgcg attatcgagg ttctggatgc cgagtatgtc
    15841 cagttcgccc gcgccaaggg tctgccgccg cgcctgatcc ttggccgtca cgtgttgcgc
    15901 aacgcgctga tctccacggt caccctgctg ggcctgtcca tcggcaatct gatgagcgga
    15961 acgctggtta ccgagactgt ctttgcggtg cccggaatgg gacggctgat gctggaagcg
    16021 atctttgcgc gcgactaccc gctgatacag gggctgaccc tgaccttcgc gcttctggtt
    16081 tcgctggtct ttctgatgac ggacctgttc caaagccgcc tggacccaag gatgcgcctg
    16141 caatgagtga cgtgcctttc acagccgacc gcccatccct tgcccgcgcc gccttgcgca
    16201 agccgggttt tgtggccggt ttgctgatca tcgggttatc gaccctgctg gccatctttc
    16261 ccggagcgtt tgctccttac gatccaaatg caattgacta tctggcggtg cgtcagccgc
    16321 catcatggga gcacccgttc ggcaccgacc tgctaggccg tgacagcttg tcccgcgtga
    16381 tctgggctta tcaggtcaat atgcaaatgg cgatcttcgg cacagttttt gctctggtga
    16441 cgggtgtcat catcggagct ctggtcggat attaccgggg cattgccgat ctgatcttcg
    16501 gacggatcgt cgatgcggtc atcacatttc catttctggt gctggtgatc gcggtagtcg
    16561 ccgttttggg gccgggcctt atcaacatgt atatcgccat atcagtggtc tactgggtct
    16621 attacgcgcg tctgatgcga gccgaggtga tcgcgcagat gggcaatgac tatgcggccg
    16681 ccggggtcgt catgggctat tccgaccggc gcatcatctt ccgtcacctg ctgcccaatg
    16741 ccatcacccc ggtcattgtc tactggatga ctgacatggc gctggtgatc ttgctgggtt
    16801 cgtcgctggg ctatcttggg ttgggcgcgc agccaccgca ggcggaatgg ggcgtgctga
    16861 tcgccgaggg gcgcaatttc atctcgaccg catggtggct cagcctgatg cccggtttgg
    16921 caatcgtttt gacgggcctt ggcttttcgc tgctgggcga tgggctggcc gatctgctga
    16981 gaccacgggg ataagagatg actgaacgaa ctcccatcct cgaggttcag gggcttaaca
    17041 ccactttcca ccgcaacggc cgggaactgc cggccctgcg cgacgtcagc ttcagcgtgg
    17101 ctcgtggcga ggttctgggg ctggtcggtg aaagcggttc gggcaaaagc gtcaccctgc
    17161 gctcgatcat cggactggcg cggcgttatg gcgatgtcag cgggcaggtc cgctggcagg
    17221 gccgcgatct ggtgccgctg ccggaccgcg ctctgcggca ggtccagggg cgcgagatcg
    17281 cgatgatctt tcaggaaccc atgacctcgc tgaacccatt gctgacagtg ggtctgcaac
    17341 tggaggagac attgcgcgca catacggatc tgtccggaaa agcccggcgc gaccgggcgg
    17401 tcgagatgct ggatctggtc ggtatcccct cggcggcgca aaggctcagg gattacccgc
    17461 accagttctc cggtggtatg cgccaacggg tcatgatcgc aatcgcactg gccgccaacc
    17521 ccaggttgct gctggcggat gagccgacta cggcgctgga tgtgaccatt caggcgcaga
    17581 tcctcgatct gattctgcgt ctggcggacg agattgaaat gggcgtcgtc cttgtcactc
    17641 atgatctggg cgtggtcgcc caaacctgtg acaacgtggc ggttatttat gcaggccgga
    17701 tcgtcgaaca ggggccggtt cgggatgtgc tgcgcgaacc ccgccatcct tacacagttg
    17761 gcctgatgcg ctcggttccg gaaaatctta cacctcggac gccgctttat tccgtgccgg
    17821 gtgttcctcc atctctggac gcgcttccgc agggatgcgc ctttgcgcca cgctgcgagg
    17881 cctgcatcca gccctgccag caggaccgcc cggttctgtc ggtgatcgcg gacagcaggc
    17941 aggtggcctg cttcaaccct gtgaccaagg ccgaaggaaa cgccgcatga acaatgccgt
    18001 gatcgaaata cgcgacctgc atcagcggtt tgccctgggt cgcagccttt ctgatcttgc
    18061 caccggccgg ccgggtcgcg tggtgcgggc gctgaatggc gtcagcctgg atcttatccg
    18121 gggtgaaacg cttggcgtcg tcggcgaatc cggttgcggg aaatccacgc tggcccgctg
    18181 catcgttcga ttgcatagcc ccagtgacgg gacgatccgt ttcgaggggc aggatatctt
    18241 cgaagatgca ggcggcgacc gcagttacaa ccggcgcgtt cagatgatgt tccaggaccc
    18301 ctattcctcg ctgaacccac gcatgacaac gggccagatt ctgtccgagg cgttggcggt
    18361 ccacgacatg cgcaccaaag cgaacatccc cgcccgtgtc gcggaactgc tggaccttgt
    18421 gcgtctgcct caggacgctc agcacaaact gccgcacgag ttttccggtg gccagcgaca
    18481 gcgcatcgcc attgcccgcg cactggcggt cgagcccgaa gtgctgattg cggatgaact
    18541 ggtttcggcg ctggatgtgt cggtgcaggc gcaggtggtc aacctgctgc tggagctgca
    18601 gcaaaaactg ggcctgacca tcctgtttgt ggctcacgac ctgcgactgg tgcggcatgt
    18661 gtcaaatcgc gtggcggtga tctatctggg ccggatcgtc gaaatcggcg atagcgagac
    18721 attgttctcc gcccctgccc atccctacag tcaggcgctt ttgtctgccg cgccatccct
    18781 gaacccggat gatcggggca aggccatccc gcttgaagga gagttgccct cgcccctgaa
    18841 catgccatcg ggctgcccgt tccatgtccg ctgtcgccac gcatccgaga tttgcaggac
    18901 cgatactcct gccctgatgc cgttcgaaaa tcgcggccgg gtcgcctgcc accacgtcaa
    18961 agagatcaac gcccatgcct gaccgcgctc ggatcgtttt agccctgcgc gacgagatgc
    19021 gcacccgtgg tcttaatgca tttgttctgc cccgctacga tgcgcatcag gccgaatacg
    19081 tcgcgccgca tgacgaacgg ctggcctatg tgaccggctt caccggtact gccggactgg
    19141 ccatcgtgac aggtgacact gtcgccatgt ttgttgatgg acgatatgtg gttcaggctg
    19201 ccaatcaatg cccggaacct ttgttctcgc atcaccatct gcacgacgag ccgcctgaat
    19261 tctggctggc caccgttgcc gaacagggct ggtccgtcgg gtttgacgcc atgcacctgc
    19321 cgcccgtttt gcatgaccgc ttcacggatg cgctgaatgg atcgcgcgcc cgttttgtcg
    19381 ccgttgaaga caaccctgtt gacgcgatct ggcccaatca gcccgcgccg cccaacggca
    19441 tcatctctgc ctttccgaca caatcacggg tgtaggcgcg gatgaaaaga tctctcagct
    19501 tgtcgcaacc ctgcaaagcg gcgaggtcga tctgctggtg gaaacacagc cggacaacat
    19561 agcatggctt ctcaatgtgc gcggttcgga tgtggcttat tgtccggttc cacagtcttt
    19621 tttgttggcg cgttcatcgg gtcaggttga ctggttcgtc gaaaccaaaa aattcagccc
    19681 agaaatctgc gatcatctgc ccgacaccgt gacgctgcat ccgccagcag catttctacc
    19741 gaccctttcg gagttgtcgg gtcgtggcgc gtgcgtgcaa tgcgatgccg aattttcccc
    19801 ggctgcggtg cgtctggccc tcgaccggtc atctgcgcaa ggtcgagcgg ccagcagtcc
    19861 gctgacgctt ttcaaggccc ggaaaaatcc ggtcgaaata gaaggcctgc gtgcctgtca
    19921 ccttcaagat gccatcgctt ggaccgagtt ctgtggttgg ctaaatgctg aaatcccggc
    19981 gcgagccact ctcaacagac aagtgaccga gcttgaagca aaagacaaaa ttcagtcctg
    20041 ccgccgcgac cgtgccgggt atcttgagga aagcttcaat accatttcgg ccgcgggtgc
    20101 gaatgctgcc atgtgccatt acgcgaccat tccggaggat gcggcaacaa ttgaccctga
    20161 agggacatat ctgctggatt ccggcggcca gtatgagacc ggcacaaccg acgccacccg
    20221 cagctttgcc ttcggaaagg tcaggccgga tgggtatgac cgcgcctata ccgccgtgtt
    20281 taaagcgttc cacgcccttg caacactgcg gtttccaccc ggcacacagg gccaccacat
    20341 cgacgccatc tgccgccgcc ctttgtggga tctggggttg gactatgatc acggaaccgg
    20401 acatggcatc gggcatcgcc tttccgtaca cgaacacccg cagcgtatag gcaagccata
    20461 caacccggtg gatcttgtgc cgggtatgat cctgtccatc gagccggggt tttatgagat
    20521 gggccggttt ggcatccgta tcgaaaacct gttcgagatc gtcgaagagg acgatggctt
    20581 catggcgttt tccaacctca catggatacc gatccagact gatatgctgc ttgctgacaa
    20641 gttgtcccaa gcggaacaaa gctggctgaa cgcatacaac gccgaggtcc tgcgccggat
    20701 cggttcgcag ctatcacccg ccgggcgtgc atgggccgag agagcctgcg cagccattgc
    20761 ttgacgggtt gttcagtacc tcgcaacggt tccaaatatt ccggaatgga acttgtgcac
    20821 agggccccgg ctcaaaacgg gtcgaagcca tgtaagaaac ttgcatgatg ggaagacaaa
    20881 gttcaggctt aatcagcgaa gtgacaggac agtccggtca tttgtccatc gggtcgcttt
    20941 cagcatattc cagaagagaa gtgacatctg aaatccgcgc gtggttgcga tcgatgacga
    21001 ctccggttgc cttgaggcgc gaaaatgcgc ggctcaggct ttcgggcttc attccaaggc
    21061 gtccggcgat cagcatcttg tcatagggca gcaccacctc gcaggcaccg ctgtcgcgat
    21121 cgcaaagacc cagcaggaat tttgccaccc tctgtgcccc ggtttgcgcc ttcagttgct
    21181 ccaactgcgc caccagtgaa tgcaggtgag taaacgttgc cgccagtatc gagataccga
    21241 tttcggggtc ttccttcatc agagatatca gcacagggat cgggatatgc atcacctgac
    21301 aacgcgacac ggcctcggcc gagaccggat agggcatatt gcgcaacgcc accgcctcgc
    21361 caaagctttc gcccttggtg aacacgctga ccactgcctc ggcaccggac ggagacatcc
    21421 ggaacagttt gatccaccca gccagaacca cgtgaacggc ctgagccgtc tcttcctgca
    21481 gaaagatggt ttccccacgg tcgtattcgc gccagatggc ttggctcagt aacgtatcta
    21541 catgttgctc tggcaagctc ctgagcagca aagactgccg ggcaactgcc ttttcggctt
    21601 catgggccac gaatattccc ctttttcagg ccgggtctcc gaccggtatt ttccttgctt
    21661 tatggctatg ccaaagccat cgcccaggca ccagcccttt cccgcccacc aacttgacta
    21721 ttgtcatgtc acgcctcggc cgcagcgatt aacctcgctg caaagccagc aatccgggga
    21781 gcacacacca tggactacga gcgatttttc agtcaaagcc tcgacgcatt gcgggatgag
    21841 ggaaactaca gggttttcat cgatttgcaa cgccaccgcg gcgcttttcc aaatgcgcgg
    21901 caaaccgatg gcgatatcca gcgcgatgtg cggatctggt gctcgaacga ctatctgggc
    21961 atgggtcagc atccggatgt gatcaacgcg atgcaaaatg cgttgaatcg ctgcggcgca
    22021 ggtgcgggtg gaacgcgcaa catttccggc acaacccacg atcatgtgtt gctcgaggcg
    22081 gaactggctg acctgcacgg gaaagaagcc gcgctgctgt ttacgtccgg ttacgtttcg
    22141 aactgggccg cgcttggtac acttgcggcg aaaattcctg gtctgatcgt gttctccgac
    22201 gcgctgaatc atgcctcgat gatcgaaggc attcgccact cacgggcgca aaaggtgatc
    22261 tggaaacaca acgaccttgc cgatctcgag gccaaactgg ccgccgctga tccggatgca
    22321 cccaagatga tcgcctttga atccgtttac tcaatggacg gggatatcgc cccgatcaaa
    22381 gagatctgcg acctggccga caaatacggg gcgatgactt acctggatga agttcacgcc
    22441 gttggtctct atggtccacg tggcggcggc atcgccgaac gtgaagggct gatggaccgc
    22501 ctgaccgtca tcgaaggcac gcttggcaaa gcgttcggag tagtgggcgg ttatatcgcg
    22561 gcgtcggtcg ccttgtgcga tttcgtgcgc agcttcgcca gcgggttcat ctttacgacc
    22621 gccctgccgc cggcgattgc agccggggca gcggcatcaa ttcggcatct gaaacagtcg
    22681 aacgccgagc gcggtttgca gaaggctcgt gtggaacagg tccgggccag actggatgcc
    22741 gaaggcatcc cgcatctttc caaccccagt cacatcattc cggtgatggt gggtgatccg
    22801 gtgaaatgca aattcatttc ggacacgctg ctggaagaat tcggcattta tatccagccg
    22861 atcaactacc cgaccgttcc caaaggcact gaacgtcttc ggatcacgcc gtcgcccgtc
    22921 catactgacg cggatatcga tcatcttgtc ggcgcactgt ccgcgctgtg gcaacgctgt
    22981 cagattgccc ggcggccgat ggccgcgcag tgataccggc ttgaaaattg tataaaatgg
    23041 ccgccctttc gggcggcttt ttctatcata ccaggtagag gccaaaaacc gtgactgaaa
    23101 acccggtcag taccagtgta aagcctcgta gccagccagc gctgtccgtc aggtcgaggt
    23161 agcgcgcgag gatgaggcgc gccttgagca acgccaaaag caggattcca ccccctattg
    23221 tcgcaggcgc tgcaggcagc agggtcagaa gcgcggatgc caggctgagc gccagtagtc
    23281 caagccaggc ctttgttagc gggttcggga gcctccggcg ggagtatttg ggaaaagatg
    23341 aagaggcggc catgatgttc atcccagcag gtagatgacc gggaacagca tgatccaaac
    23401 caggtcgacc atgtgccaga actgggcgcc tgcctcgaca tttcgggggt catcccgcca
    23461 ggcgaccagc aggaggatga aggttccggc cagcacatgt gcggcgtgaa atccagtcag
    23521 catatagtag aagagaaaga acggatgggt ttcgtagctg ataccctgcg ctgctttgtc
    23581 ggcatattcc acccctttga tgacaaggaa aaccagtccc agcagggacg cacccaacag
    23641 tgccaatctg gcggtattcc ggcgggcatc ccgccgccag cgcagtgcct gtgcggccag
    23701 atagccagac gtgacaagaa cgatggtgtt caatgcagct ccggtgcggt gaagatgcga
    23761 ctgggcttcg gcaaatcctg ccgggtcagt cagacgcacg cccatgaagg cgatcagccc
    23821 tgccccgaac accagcagtt cactgatgat cagcacccac atcagcaatt cgccgggcag
    23881 ttcgtcgatc agggtggcgt cgctcatgcg ccgaccagtt gtcgataaat ttgcggcagg
    23941 gccattgtca gccggtgcgg gtccgggatg acggcaaagc caccctgccc gaacatgcgc
    24001 gggaaccagc ttttgccggt cttgtcgatg gtgacgccaa agaccgaatg accggcacgg
    24061 cgggcttcgc gcacagccat gcaggtatcc tcgataccgt gtcggccctc gtaatggtcc
    24121 aggtcgttgg gtttgccatc ggtgatgacc agcagcaggc ggcgcttgcg agattgcgcg
    24181 gcaaggtcgg cggaacagtg gcgaattgcg gccccgagcc gggtgtagtg ccccggtcgc
    24241 agcgaagcga tacgttgctc gaccttcggc cccatgggtt cgtcaaatcg tttgcaacgc
    24301 tgaacgtata cgcgttcgcg ttttagcgaa ctgaaggcgt ggatggcgaa atcgtcgccg
    24361 cacgcattca ggccccaggc cagcgccgcc agcgcctcgc gttctatgtc gatcacagcg
    24421 cggccggtga cggcgctttc ggttgagcgg ctgacatcca gcaggatcga caccgccaga
    24481 tcgcgggcct cggggcggga ttgcatccag acgcgttcgt tgctttcccc gcttgcgagt
    24541 cggtcggtag cagcccgcac ggcggcttcg atgtcgagtt gatcaccgtc cagatgacct
    24601 ctggtcatga cccgaccggg acgcagggct tcgaactggc gtttgacggc acgaatgcgg
    24661 cgggccgtgg cggggtcctt gccgaactcg gctgcatcct cgcggatatc ggcgtcggac
    24721 agcagaacgt tgacgtggtc gggcaggtat tgaccggtgc gcacgtccca ttcaggatag
    24781 aggatgcggc ctgacaggcg ttctcggttc acgtcttctg gcgcgagatc gaggtggagt
    24841 tttaacttgg tcggcggcgc cttggagatc tgaccaaggc cgatctcctc ctgatcgtcg
    24901 gccgctttct tcgcgttgtc ggggtcatca tcgtcgatac gacggttgat gttcaaaaac
    24961 tcggcccaac tgagtattgc ttcgaacttg tgcaggatga aactgtcgct gcgcgaagcc
    25021 tggtcagatt ttcggcgccg cgcgcggtgg gtcttttcac cggattcttc gggtgggcct
    25081 tctgtatccg ggttttcaac ctcgttatgt tcggaaaacc cgacggcgcg caactcgggc
    25141 cacagcggga ccgggcggaa atgctgatag cagcgcgggg cggcgagatc gtcacccagt
    25201 gccaaaagct cttgggcttg tggtgacagg ggcctggggt cacccagcat gttgcggaca
    25261 acctcttcga ccgccgcctc gagcggtggc aggccgggta tgttccgttg atacagaacg
    25321 cccttgcaga gttcagcgta cagcgggcgc agaccggggg cattttccaa tgtcgcctcg
    25381 accatgtgcc gggcagcgac cagtgcgcgc aggtcgccgc gcagaggatc gtcttcgtca
    25441 attcttgttg cggcatgggc ggcagttgcg gccagccaga cataaagcgc gccgtttgct
    25501 tcgcgcgcgg ggaatacggc cagccggtcc ggcaggcgca gtacttccct gtcgaacgac
    25561 gcgcgcggca tcagttcggt ttcggtcgcc agacggcggc gccagccgag acggtggcgc
    25621 gaaacttcag gagagaccgg gcgcaattcg acgcccgggc tgccccccag tccccggaag
    25681 aggactgcca gccgccccgc gacctcagag aggtcgaccg cggctccaac atgcacctca
    25741 ggtgcatcga ggcggctggc aagggtgtgc cacagtttcc cgatcgtttc ttcgggttcc
    25801 catggctcaa agtcgatctt gaccatcggc cggcctcacc caaagacagc cgtgacaaga
    25861 tcgaggagcc cgcgtttgat atcctcgtca tcagtcagag gttcgatcat tgcggcaagg
    25921 atggcgcggt cggtggacat gccctgcgcg atcagcgttg cggcataaac gaccagacgg
    25981 gtggaaacgc cttcctcaag atcctgaccc ttgagcccac gcagtttgcc ggcaagacgc
    26041 accagcggtt tgcagcgttc cagcggcagg ccgctttcct gtgcaacgac ttcggcctcc
    26101 atctcgggcg acgggaagtc gaactccagc gagatgaaac gctgacgggt cgagggtttc
    26161 agagttttca gaatgttctg gtagccgggg ttgtatgagg ccaccaacat gaagccgggt
    26221 gcggcttcaa gctcttcgcc ggtgcggtcg atcggcagga tgcgccggtc gtcggtcagc
    26281 gggtgcagaa cgacggtgac gtccttgcga gcctcgacta cctcatcaag gtagcagatt
    26341 gcaccttcac gtactgcgcg ggtcaggggg ccattgaccc agacggtctc gccgcctttc
    26401 agcaggtagc ggccgatcag gtcggcggca gcgaggtcat catggcaggc cacggtgtaa
    26461 agcgggcggc caaggctggc ggccatatgg gccacaaagc gggtcttgcc gcatccggtc
    26521 ggccctttca gcaagaccgg caggttgttg gtataggcgg cggcgaacac gtcgcattcg
    26581 tcgccttggg gcaggtagaa gggggcgtca gccgcccccg ttcccagttg catggagccg
    26641 tccatatcca ttactccgca ggagtttcag ctgcgccggg ttcaatgacc tctttccggg
    26701 ggacccagat cgagtagatg aacagcagcg caccaagcac cacgaccaag ccagagccaa
    26761 ggcgcatcca atagaagatc gcgatctgat cctgcacatc catgaagtag tcaccgacca
    26821 cacgttgcat gtgtgtctga acagtcccgg cgaaggtcag cacgaaggtc atgaagacca
    26881 taccacctgt catcagccag aaggaagcca tgttcagaac ctgattataa ggatcgcggt
    26941 tcttgaggat cggcattgcg tagctgaaga tcgccaggtt gaggcagaca taggcgccgt
    27001 agaaggccag gtgaccgtgt gcggccgtga tctgcgtgcc gtgggtgtaa tagttcacac
    27061 cgtgcagcgt atgcaggaag ccccagacgc cggccccgaa gaaggccaat gtggcgcagc
    27121 ccagcgacca caacagggcg gccttgttgg ggtggtcacg acggcctttc cagaccatga
    27181 cgaatgcaaa ggccatcatc gcgaagaacg ggatcacctc gaggctcgag aagatcgaac
    27241 cgatccactg ccagtaggcg ggtgtaccga tccagtaata gtggtggccg gtgccaagga
    27301 tgcccgagaa cagtgcggca gcgacgatga cgtagagcca cttttcaacc acctcacggt
    27361 caacaccggt caacttcagc atcagatagg ccaggatcga ggccatgatc agttcccaca
    27421 caccttcaac ccacaggtgg acaacatacc accagtattg cttgtccagc gacaggttgc
    27481 cggggttgta gaaagcgaaa aggaacaaaa gcgccagacc ccacagaccc aacagaagga
    27541 tgttggtgat agcggtcttc ttgcccttaa gaacggtcat cgacacgttg taaaggaaga
    27601 tcagcgcagc cacgacgata cccgccttga cccatttggg ctgttccagg aactcgcgcc
    27661 cttctttgcc cagcagccaa ttgccttcga acaggttgaa gacataggtc acgaccacgc
    27721 ccagcgtgcc gacgaccagt atgatcagct gcagataggc cagcttgggc gaatgtatct
    27781 cgcgctcggc ctcttccggg atcaggaagt aagcagcgcc gaagaagccc aggatcagcc
    27841 agacgatcag cgagttggtg tgaagcatcc gcacgatatt gaacggcaga agctcactca
    27901 ggaagtttgg cgatacatag atcagtccgg ccagcaggcc gccgatcacc tggatcgcga
    27961 acaggcccat tgccactgcg aagtaggcgt aggcgatttt ttgggattcg tatttcattg
    28021 tccttgtccc tttctcagcc tgcctcgttg ggcggccagc cctgagcgtc gatattgtcc
    28081 gtccagatca ggaagttggt caggtcgcgg agttcttcgt cgctgaggtt gaaattgggc
    28141 atttgtcggc gaccgggaat gccggtcggc tgcgcctcca tccagccctt gagggattca
    28201 aaggctgctt ccgggtcgtc cagcacaccc caacgggtca tcacgttacc gacttcgggg
    28261 gcgaagtagg ccccttcgcc gagaatcgag tgacagttga tgcaggcgtg tttttcccag
    28321 acgtgcttgc cgcgaaccac actttcgtca agctttgccg cgttttcgga attgacgata
    28381 tacaggtggg aatgggccga cagggccaga aagattagaa tgaagaacag tgacccgcca
    28441 tagaatatat tgcgagccat gctctttgtc atgacttctc gcatcgcgct ctcctttgcg
    28501 cagattagct agtttgctca gaatggcggg tgggtgatgg tatcgcctta acgaaagtca
    28561 agacttgcga caggaaatca gattcagttt gagtgcccca gccgtggacc cgtcagcgca
    28621 ggccacatgg cgatcagata cagcacaaag gcgctgaccc agagaccatc ggacagcagc
    28681 accgcaacaa gataaccaga ttccatatcc gccgcgatcc agcgcgagat cgctgccgcg
    28741 gccatcagtc cataggccac gaccatcggg ccgggtgcga tcagatctcg tccgctgtgc
    28801 cccagcgcag ctcggctcat gaccgcaagg gtcatgccgc ccacacaacc aatgcccaga
    28861 acgtgcagcg cagcaacctc gttgccgaag cccaatgccg caagccccca aagaatcagc
    28921 cccagcgcca gcattccaag ccccaggtgc agcgcgaaca agattggctg ccgcgcggac
    28981 cagatcatgc gccagcgcaa catgcgcagg atttgcacgc cgccaagggt cagcgccagc
    29041 actccggtcg cgcctgtcgc gcccaatacc agaacgccac agggcagaac caaggccaga
    29101 atcatgcccg ccttgtctag gccagccacc gagaccggcc agttcgcctc gggttctccg
    29161 gcgcgtttca ttgcattgcg tgtaaaggcg ggagtgatcc ggccccccag aatggcgatc
    29221 atcgcacaga gtgtcagcaa ccctgcccgc agacctgttt gcagtgtgtc gcttgtaata
    29281 ccagcccatt ccagatgggt cagcaggttc gcgacccaga tgaagcttag cagcaggaga
    29341 aacaccatgt tctgcggctt gggacggcgg atgagcagtg tggcgatctt ggctgccagc
    29401 attggcacaa aggccagatc caaaaccgcg accacaagcg gcggcagtat cccggaaaac
    29461 cacattgcca tccggccggc cagccagacc cctgccgcca gtgcgatgaa gcgagcccgc
    29521 gcgtcgggcg caccggtcca gttcggcacc gcggtcagga agaaccctcc caaagctgct
    29581 gtggcatagc cgaaaatcat ctcatgcgcg tgccacatag gcggcgtcat gccgtaatcc
    29641 ggtgccaaat acggcaccgc cagccacagc ccccagacaa ggccgacaaa caggccgtag
    29701 agacctgcag acaggaaaaa aactcggaat ccttcaccaa aaatacgagt gatgatcgtg
    29761 ggcatttctg ctctcctaga ccgttttgcc acaggtagca gcccggcggc ccggatgact
    29821 taaccaaaat caaaaccgtc gcaaaacatg acccggaaac acctgtttta ttgggaatta
    29881 tttttgcatt tcagtccgtg cacaaacccg tttccgtccc ttccgttgac tttggtcaag
    29941 gataacatct ctgtgatgtt tcagtctcca gcctgcctca ccagcaaatg gagagtgatc
    30001 atgtcacttg gaatcagcta caacaaaact ggccgcgcct ttggggtcgg tttggcgatg
    30061 ctgctgggca gcgtcgctgc accagtcttc gccgaagagc caacattgag cgacgaagcg
    30121 tttgaatcgt ccaagcagct ctatttcgag caatgcgcag gttgccacgg cgttctgcgt
    30181 aaaggcgcca caggcaaaaa ccttgaaccc cactggaaga aaaccgcagc cgacggcacc
    30241 gtgaccgaag gcggcaccct cgcgcttggg caggaacgtc ttgaaaagat catcgcctgg
    30301 gggaccgaag gcggcatgaa caacttctcg gacatcatga ccgagcagga aatcaaggac
    30361 atggcgacat acattatgat ggaggccccc aagccgcctg agatgtcgct ggaacagatg
    30421 aaagcgacac gcaaggtcta tgtcgaagaa gccgactatc cgaccgaacc gctgcatggc
    30481 cgcaactggg agaacttctt tgtcgtcatc gaacgtgacg taggtaaagt ggccgtgatc
    30541 gacggcgaca ccaaagaagt gctgacacac atcccgaccg gttacgctgt ccacgttctg
    30601 aaagcatccg aacaccacag cactaccgaa ccggaacatc cgggccgctt ctggtacacc
    30661 atgggccgcg acggcaagat gaccaagatc gacctctggc agaagcctga gaatatgttg
    30721 gtttccgagg tcaagattgc ctatgacgcc cgcgatgtgg ccgtttccgg cgacggcaaa
    30781 tacgtcatcg gtggtggtta ctggccgccg catttcgcaa tcgtcgatgc ccagaccatg
    30841 gaaccggtca aggttgtgtc gacacgcggc gtgaacgtgg acggggacta tgtggaagag
    30901 gcccgcgtgg ctgcaatcta caccacaccg aacgagccaa cctggattgt cgcgatcaag
    30961 gaattgggtc agctgtggca ggtcgactat accgaccttg agaacctgcg gatcgacaag
    31021 atcgactcgg ccaagttcct gcacgacggg ttctttgacc cgactggccg gtacttccag
    31081 atcgccgcga acgcgtcgaa caagatggtt gtcgtcgaca ccgaaactca caagcttgag
    31141 gcaatgatcg acacggctgc gttgccgcac cccggcccgg gcgccaactg ggttgacccg
    31201 aattgtggtc cggttgccgg tacaacccac cttggtgttg gtgccgtgac cgtctggggc
    31261 aacgacccag agaaccgtcc ggacgatgcc tggaaggttt gctacgaagt ggaaaccgac
    31321 ggccccggcc tgtttatccg cacgcacccg aattcggatt acatctgggc tgaccagacc
    31381 aaacatccgg aaccggaaat tcagcagtcc gttcaggtca tctcgaaaga gaccggcgag
    31441 atcgtaaaaa ccatccagat caccgaagat gaaggcagcg ccgctgttca cttcgagttc
    31501 aacgcggatg gtaccgaggt ctgggtttcc aaatggaacc tgtcggattc gaaagaaccc
    31561 aacggtcaga tcgtgatctt cgacgccaag acgctggaag aaattggccg catcgaaggg
    31621 ctttatgccc cgaccggcaa gttcaacgtc tacaaccgtt cgaaccacgt cacctgacgg
    31681 gatcgcatcc agaaccggaa agggcgggcc cctcgcccgc cctttcctcg tttgacctat
    31741 cagccaaact caccggcctg ccacacaagg cctgacaaga cagccataac ggagcacgga
    31801 tatgacctcc gaaccggata aaaaaccacc gatctggcgc cggtatttcc tgtggggaat
    31861 gcccgtggcc ggtctcgctg ccgcttttgc tgcaggcatc atcttctggg gcggcttcaa
    31921 cactgccatg gaagcgacca acaccgagaa gttctgtgtc tcgtgtcacg agatgcgcga
    31981 ttatatatac accgaataca ccggcacgat ccacgatgtg aaccgttccg gcgtgggcgc
    32041 ggtctgttca gactgccacg tgcccaagga ctggacccac aagatcatcc gcaaaatcca
    32101 ggcctccaaa gagctttatg gcaaaatggt cgggaccatc agcaccccag agaaattcga
    32161 agccaaacgc atccatctgg cgatgaacga atgggagcgg atgaaggcta ccgactcgcg
    32221 cgagtgccgt aactgccacg atttcgaatc gatgatgccc gaattccaga aaccccgcgc
    32281 ccgtcagcag cacctgaacg cgatggaaac cggtcagacc tgtatcgatt gccacaaggg
    32341 gattgcgcac tcgaacatcc gggaccgtgc aaccgacgag tatctggaag agctggaagc
    32401 cccgaaccct gcgtttgtcc ggccgatccc gccagaatat ctagccagcc tcgagaagat
    32461 cgaagccctt gaagctgccg aggccgacgc ggaaaaagcc gccaaacaag cccagcaaga
    32521 ggctgttcag gcccagattg acgccgctgt ggcggaagaa cgcgccaacg ctgcgggaga
    32581 ggcctcggcc gcgcctgcgg gcggcggtgg cagcgacgtc gcttcgaaca tcgactggaa
    32641 tgccgtggcc agtgcggacc tgaaactgtt ctaccccggt caggcgtcgt tcgaatgggt
    32701 gcaaaacggc aagacccacg gcggtgcccg tccgctgacc aaggggggcg atcagtgttc
    32761 gacctgtcac gccaaggaac tggacaccat cggaaacaag atcgttgccg gtggcgaact
    32821 ggaaccgacc ccgatcccgg gcaaacgtgg ggtgatcgac gcaaccgttc aggcggcgca
    32881 tgacgatgaa aacctctata tccgcctgca atggccggat gcgggccata gccctgcccc
    32941 gttcgttgat ggcggcaaaa tggaccccga caaccagatc aaggtcgcca tgatgatcac
    33001 cggcacagat atcgaactgg gtgatcaagt gggttgctgg gcttcatgtc acgccgacaa
    33061 cagctacatg ccctttgacc cgggtgcgga tgccattgcc gccaatggtg atgttacggg
    33121 acggctgacc gcgcaggaca cggtgaccaa atacatcagc gaaagccgca ccgaggttga
    33181 agtcaagggc cgcggtggca agcccctggg tggttgggac aagctgcagt ctgccgagca
    33241 gattgagcaa tacctggccg acggtgccta tcttgacctg atgcgggtct atgctgatgg
    33301 cagtgcaacc aacggctatc tgctggatca gcgcgtggtc aatgacggtg aaatcgccgc
    33361 ctcggccgag ctttccggcg gaacgtggac tgtcgtgttc acgcggccgt tgaactccgg
    33421 tgcgccgggt gatgtgccgc tggaacccgg gcagacctat acggtcggct ttgcaatcca
    33481 cgatgactat gccagtgcga ggttccacca tgtgacgctg aacaccagcc tcgcgctgga
    33541 cgacgacagc gcgaatatca acgtggtgaa acagtaacgg ttggggccgg aggatccggc
    33601 ccctgacctt tcagaaagga gattggatca tgaaaaccca aagacttctt cctgcacttt
    33661 tgtttctggc atcaccggtg cttgcggccg acgaagacac agccgcaatc tgcgccgagg
    33721 ccgaagaacg ttatgtcgaa ttgttcgacc agccatcgtc agccgttgag gacgccgaag
    33781 ttgtgttgat gtacaaatac aatttctgcc ctgccgaact gacggtcaaa gcaggaacca
    33841 cggtccgctg ggtgaacgtg gacaaacgca ccagccacag cgtgctgctg aaagacggca
    33901 gcgaacctga aagcgaccgg ctgtttcccg aggaaacggt tgatctgacc ttcctcaccc
    33961 cggggccgca ggactatctg tgcggtccgc attgggagac acagaacatg atcggaatga
    34021 tcacagtagg tccctgagca gaagcagaca tacgggcaga agtaaggagc gcggatgcaa
    34081 atcccgcgct ccttaactta tgtcaaggag gttgaaccgc gaatgcgcca acctgccgtc
    34141 atgacacgcc cggttcaccc agcaacgtcc cgtaatcaca ctggattcgc gcaggaaaca
    34201 ccgggttccg acgacattca ggacaagtga gtttgcacat gagcggtaag gtttttctga
    34261 ttggtgccgg accgggtgat ccggagctga tgaccctgcg cgccctgcgg atgctgcaac
    34321 aggcggatgt ggtggtctat gatcgattgg tctcggacga aatccttgcc atgcacaccg
    34381 aaggggcacg actcatacct gtcggcaaag ccccgaaatg ccacactgtc ccacaagacc
    34441 gcatcaacga aatcctgctg gaagaggccc gcgctggcca agctgtggcg cgcctgaaag
    34501 gcggcgaccc gatgattttt ggccgcggtt cggaagaggc cgcctatctg gtggaccacg
    34561 gcgtcgaggt cgaatacgcg cccggaatta cagcggcaca aggcgcgtct tgttcaacgg
    34621 gcgtgccact gacccatcgg ggccttgcga cctcagtcca atatgtcacc gggcaccggc
    34681 aggcagacaa ggttctggat ctggactgga aaagtctggc cgacccggat tcgacgctgg
    34741 tggtttatat gggcgttgcc aacatcggtc agatcgccat gggtctgatg accgaaaacc
    34801 tgcccggatc gacccctgtt ctggccgtcg ccaaggccac cacccgcgca gaacgccgcc
    34861 ttgtttcccg gctggatcgg ttggctgcgg atgtgcgtca ggcggaactt gcggccccta
    34921 ccctgttcat catcggtcag gtcgtttcgc tatattccga gcgacccgtg gctgagttat
    34981 tggaacaggc tcatggctag gccaggtcgc caaaataccg cgccggcccg caataatccg
    35041 cagtcaggat gggccgggcg caccgttctg accatggccg tgctggtggc aacctcggca
    35101 attgccgccg atacgctgga ccccaacgct ctgaagcgac tggtccatca ggattgcgga
    35161 tcgtgccacg ggttgtcttt gaagggaggt ctgggtcccg atttgcgtgc gggaactctt
    35221 gcacactacg acgccgaagt tctgaccggc gtcatccttg acggaatccc ggacaccgcg
    35281 atgccaccct ggcgcccctt gatcaccgaa gaagaggccg agtggatcgc tcgctacctg
    35341 cttgaaccgg aggcacaatg aaacagctca tactcggcct tgccgcaacc cttatgatgt
    35401 ccactgcgca ggcggaaccc accgccaccg gcgacctcgg gctggtgatc gaacgggcgc
    35461 agggttcagt cctgctggtc gatcaatccg agcgcacggc gctggcccgg atcgaaggct
    35521 tgggcgatct gtcccatgcg tcgctagtct attcgcctga cgaacgtttt gcctacgtgt
    35581 tcggccgcga tggaggtctg accaaggtcg acatcgtcac ccgccagatt gccaatcgtg
    35641 ttgtacaggc gggcaatgcc atcggcggcg caatctctga cgatggtacg ctggtggcag
    35701 tgtccaacta tgaacccggc ggcgtgcgcg tgttcgatgc cgatacgctt gaaatggtcg
    35761 cggactttcg gaccggcagc aaaaccatcg gcctggttga cgcacccggt cggcggttcg
    35821 tgttcaccat gtgggacacg ggtgagacct ggatagccga tttttcctca ggtacgccgg
    35881 aaatcaccaa aatccccgat atgggtgaaa acccctacga cgctttgata acttcaaatg
    35941 gccggaccta tatcaccggc ctgtttggcg aagacggctt aacggcgttg gacctctggg
    36001 ctgacacccc gcaacccatc cgcgtgctgc ccgattacgg gcgcgggcaa gaagagatgc
    36061 ccgtctacaa gatgccccat cttgaaggtt gggcgctgac cggtcgtgaa ttcgttctgc
    36121 ccgctgttgg ccatcacgag gtcttgtgga tcaacgccga taccctgacc gagaccgggc
    36181 gtacccaaac ccatggccag ccggtctttg caatggcgcg gcccgacggg cggcaagtct
    36241 gggtcaactt cgcccacccg ctgaacgata cgatccaggt catcgacagt gtcagcaagg
    36301 acatcatcca cgaattcaaa cccggccccg ccgtactgca catggagttc acgccgcgcg
    36361 gtcatgaggt ctggatcagc gtccgggatg ccaacaaggt catgatctac gacacgcaaa
    36421 catttgaaaa actgcgtgaa atcgaagcgg acagcccatc gggcatcttc ttcaccgccc
    36481 gcgcgcacag aacaggcctg taacccatgt gccatatcac cgacccgatc gatcgccacc
    36541 ttctggatga cttccagcgc aactttccag tcaccgaacg ccctttccaa gttgtggccg
    36601 acacactgaa gctcagcgag gccgatgtga tcgaccggct ggcccgcatg cgggcggcag
    36661 gccggatcac gcgtgtcggg gcgaccatcg cgcccggcgc ggtttccgca agcacgctgg
    36721 ctgcggttgc ggcacctgag caccgcattg aaaagattgc tgccctgatc gacgcggaac
    36781 cgggcgtgaa ccataactac cagcgggaag atgattggaa cctctggttc gtcgccaccg
    36841 ggccggatcg cgcacatgtc gacaacacgc tggcccggat cagaaaaaaa accggacttc
    36901 gcgttctcga cctgcggctg gtgcgcccct tcaacgtaga tctggggttc cgcatgtccg
    36961 gtggcgcgcg acgcgttccc agcgcgcgtc ggatcgaccg gtcggccatg caggacggtg
    37021 accgtgattt gctccagtca ctgagctcgg gcctgtcact tgtcggtgac ccttacgcgg
    37081 cgctggcccg gtcgctgggt cgggagcccg aagatgtaat gacgcgcatt cgctgcctgc
    37141 acgaggcggg catcatctcg cgtttgggcg tcatcgtgcg tcaccgtgca ctcggatggt
    37201 ctgccaacgc gatggtcgtc tgggaccttc ccgccgatca gattgacact gctggaccga
    37261 cccttgcggc ccatcccggg atcaccctgt gttacgaacg caatccggtc gagggggtct
    37321 ggccctatcg gctctattcc atgatccacg cccgctcgcg gagcgaagcg tatgaggtgc
    37381 tggctggcgc gaccgagctt caggagctga ccggtgcgcg gcacaaggtt ctgttttcga
    37441 cccgctgctt caaacagacc ggggcgctga tccaaccgaa ggagtccgcc gcatgacact
    37501 cgacgcaatt gatcgcagaa tcctgaacag gatgcaggac gacctgccat tggtatcgaa
    37561 cccctacgcc gccgtggcag acgcgttgag catatctgaa agcgatttgc tgaatcgcct
    37621 gtcccggatg aagaaagagc gtgtgatcac acggtttggc ccgttcttcg acgcagccgc
    37681 catgggtggg gctttttgcc tctgtgccat ggccgtcgag cccgagaatt tcgaaaccgt
    37741 cctgaccaaa gtcaatgcgc accccgaggt ggcccacaat tatgaacgca cgcaccggct
    37801 gaacatgtgg ttcgttctgg cgaccgaaac ccctgaaggg atcgcaacag cagccgaggc
    37861 aatcgaacgg gaaacaggga tcgccgtcct gcagttcccc aaactacagg aatttttcat
    37921 cggcttccgg gtggcggcat gatcgacgca aaagacagag agatcattga ggcattgcaa
    37981 ggcggcctgc cgctggtccc tgcaccatat gcccttgtgg ccgaaaccct gggcatggac
    38041 gaagacgcct tgctttcccg gcttgcgggt ctgaaatcgc gcggggtgat ccgccgcatc
    38101 gccgcggcgc ccaaccacta caagctgggc atgacgtcga acggaatgac cgtgtgggat
    38161 gtggacgaca accgtgttgc cgaactgggc gctggaatcg gcgcgctgtc ctttgttacg
    38221 cactgctatg agcgcccgcg cgccctgccc gactggccct ataacctttt tgccatggtc
    38281 catggttcgg accggaccga ggtcgaagaa aagcgggcag aaatcaccgc cattctgggc
    38341 gacgcctgcc gcgccaaaga catcctttat tccacgcgca tcctgaaaaa gaccgggttg
    38401 cgcctgaaat ccaaagagca attgaaaggc tgaaacatgt tccgcctgac cgaatacatg
    38461 catcaattgg tcaaaccgac accggtgcgc aaacggcgtc cgggtccggt gaagccggtg
    38521 gtgatctgga acctgacacg gcgctgcaac ctgaagtgcc gccattgcta caccgtctcg
    38581 gcggatgtgg ccttcccggg tgagctcagc cacgagcaag ccatggttac ccttgaggat
    38641 ctgggccagt ttcgcgtccc ggccctgatc ctctcgggtg gggagccgct ggaccggttc
    38701 gatttcttcg acatcgccaa acgcgcccgc gatctggtgc cgatgctggc actatcgacc
    38761 aacggtacgc ggatttacga cgaaaccgct gacatgatcg ccgatgtagg tttcaactat
    38821 gtcggcatct cgctggacgg gatcggggcc acgaacgatt ggtttcgtgg ggtcaagggt
    38881 gcttttgccg acgccctgcg cggcgtacgt gaatgcaaga aacgcggcat caaggttggt
    38941 ctgcggtttt gcctgaccga agggacccag catcacctgc ccgacctgct gaaactgtgt
    39001 gacgacgaag gcgttgacaa gttttacctg tcccacctgg tctatgccgg acgtggcgac
    39061 aagaaccggg gtgaggatgc cgagcatctg cgcacccgca agggattgga cctgttgttg
    39121 gagcgcgcat gggaggcggc ttcgggagga aggccgctgg atatcgtcac cggcaacaac
    39181 gacgcggatg ccgggtattt tctgaactgg gtgcgttcgc gtttcgatgc agggaaagag
    39241 gcgcatgtgc gcgaacatct tgccgcgtgg ggtggcaact ccagcggtct gggtgttgcc
    39301 aatatcgaca atctcggtcg cgtgcatccc gacacttatt ggtccgacta cacggtcggc
    39361 aacgtgaaga caaaatcgtt ttcagagctt tggaccagtg atgacccgat gctggccatg
    39421 ctgcgcaccc gtccgcgacc gctgaaaggg cgctgtagcg cctgtcagct gaaggatgtg
    39481 tgtggcggca acacccgcat tcgggccttg caactgaccg gcgatccctg ggccgaagat
    39541 ccggcctgct atctgtcaaa tcaagaaatc ggcgtggacg acgcgggcga acgtctgcag
    39601 gtcacgccgt tccgggggaa acgtcatgat ccggcgcatc agttcttttg ataatgggcg
    39661 ttctgttcac ccagcacctg tgcgggtggt gagttctgga gcctccggcg ggagtattta
    39721 taaaaagatg aagatcgggg tcttgtgttc gatcctcagt gtcggggcgg cctgggcgga
    39781 tgcgccttca gactatgccg agcattgcgc atcgtgccac ggtgagagcc gtctgggcgg
    39841 tgtgggtccg gcgctgatcc ccgagacctt gaaacgcatg cgcggccccc gtgttgccgc
    39901 agtaattgcc gaagggcggg cggcgacaca gatgccgggg ttttcgcatg agcttgacgc
    39961 cttgcagatc gaggaattgg caggttggct gaaatcgccg ctggagaccg acccggaatg
    40021 gggtgaggcc gagattatgg ccagccgtgc cctggacgag gattacacat cggttgatgc
    40081 ccctgtctgg gacagtgacc ccatgaacat cacgctggtc gttgaaaccg gcgatcacca
    40141 tgtcagcgtt ctggatggtg acacgttcga ggttctcgac cggttcgaga caccctttgc
    40201 cgtgcatggc gggccaaagt ttagccccga cgggcgatat gtcttcatca tgtcgcgcga
    40261 cggctgggtg cagaaatatg acatctgggc gttgaaacag gtgggtcgtg cgcgcgccgg
    40321 cctgaacagc cgtaacatcg ctatgtcagg cgatggcaaa tgggtggccg tggcaaatta
    40381 cctgcccaac accctgacct tgttgtcgac agaggatctg tcggttgcca aggtcatcga
    40441 gatcaaaggc aagaagggca agggcagccg tgtttcggcc gtgtatcagg ctccgccgcg
    40501 cgagagtttt gttctggcgc tgaaagatgt gcccgagata tgggaggtct tttatggcgc
    40561 caatcctccc caatccgggc tgggtcatga cttccgcatc gaagggcagt tcaaaaaccc
    40621 tgaccccttc ccggtgcgca agatcacgac gccggactac ctggacgact tctttttcga
    40681 tcagagctac gaatacgtca tgggtgcgtc ccgcgatggt aaaggcgggc aggtaatcga
    40741 cctggtcatc ggtcagaaag tggcggatct ggacctgccg gggatgccgc atctggggtc
    40801 cggcatcaca tggcagcacg gcgatacaac cgtgatggcc actccgcatt tgaccgatgg
    40861 caccgtgtcg gtgatcgaca tgcagacatg ggaaaccgtc aagcggatca agaccgaagg
    40921 gcccgggttc ttcatgcgca gccatgagaa ctcaccctac gtctgggccg acgtgttctt
    40981 tggacccaac aaggacgcga tgcatgtcat cgacaagcaa agccttgaaa tcataaagac
    41041 tctgcgacct gctccgggcg aaaccgtggc ccacgtggaa tttaccaagg acggcagcca
    41101 tgcgttggtt tcgatctggg aggatgacgg cgcggtgatc gtctatgatg cgcagacgct
    41161 ggaggaagtt cgccgtctgc cgatgcgcaa accttcgggg aaatacaatg tctggaacaa
    41221 gatcaccttc tcggaaggca ccagccactg agggcagatg gccggtttgg aaactggcca
    41281 tactgctgta cccggccacc gcactgaccg tggccatcaa cctgtttttg cttggcctga
    41341 tcctgcacag cgccgggttc ggcgcgattg aaccagttcc ggcgatcctt tggtcgattc
    41401 ctttagggat tccagcgaca tggctggccg ggcgctggct gcgcggattg atggatgagg
    41461 ccgatgaata ggtgcaaatt ttctcggacc tgacctaagt caagtttctg cgtgagagaa
    41521 tcccataggg ttcgggaaag aacgccgagt tggattctca atgcccacct tccgccctcc
    41581 gcatagcctg tttgatcgcg tgtcccgcgc ggtgtgcggt ttggtgggca tattcctgtt
    41641 gctgttacaa atgcttggcc cggcactggc gagttccggc gacagcatgt ggatcgagat
    41701 ctgctcggag gcaggggcgg tctgggttga ggttgatctg gaagaagata ccgacgaccc
    41761 gaccgcgccc tgtccgaaat gcgccgattg tgcgctttgc gcggtgacga cggcagcgcc
    41821 gctgccagac ctgccgcttg tcgcgcaggc cggagatgtg cggcttgtac acgttgcgaa
    41881 ccagagcctg tgcgatttgc acagcccgaa atggctatgg cccgaaaccc ggggtccccc
    41941 gtatttgacc aaagaagaat ctgaacgcgc cctgcgcgcg tccatggcat ccacccaagt
    42001 aatcggaggt gcgccatggt cgtaagtcgc gcaatccatt tcctgctggc cttcaccctg
    42061 tcttgcctga tggcgatcag cgcgcatgcc gacagcctcg ccagctttct gcccgaaatt
    42121 gctcctgccg atctggttcc agcagccgat gcctttggtc cggtccgcga tgacataccc
    42181 gttgccccgg ttttgaaggg gggcgaaacg gttgcctggg ctttcctgac gtctgacttc
    42241 gtcggcacca ccggttattc cggcaaaccc attcacgtgg tggcggccat cgacagtgac
    42301 gcggttctga ccggtgtgaa actggtcaaa cactcggaac cgatcgttct gatcggcatc
    42361 cccaattcgc gcatggtcga gctgaccgaa ggctatgccg gcctggacct caagcgtgag
    42421 gccgaaaccg gcggtgaagg gcatgacctg gacatcatct cgggcgcgac cgtgacgatc
    42481 atggtgattg acgacagcct tgtgcgtggt ggtatcaaag tggcgcgcgc gttggggctg
    42541 ggtggactgt ctccggtaaa ggccgatgga ccgaaacgcg aagtcgacat ggcgcagaat
    42601 gctgttttcg actggacgac actttcgggc gacggttcgg tccggcggat gacgctggat
    42661 atcggccagg tgaatgccgc cttcgaggcc accggagatc agcgcgccat cagacgcccc
    42721 gaacccggcg aacccgatga taccttcatc gacatgcacg tggcactggt ttcggtgccg
    42781 tccatcggca agtcgctgct gggtgaggct gaataccaga acctgatcaa ctggctggac
    42841 gaaggcgagc aggccattct ggtattgggg cgcggcgcct atagtttcaa aggctcgggc
    42901 tatgtgcgtg gcggaatctt tgaccgtatt caattgatcc agggtgacag atcggtccgc
    42961 tttttcgacc gtcaacaacg gcgtttgggg gaagttgcag cctctgacgc gcccagtttc
    43021 accgagctgg acatcttcaa gatcccggcc gacgccgagt ttgaccccgc cgcacccttc
    43081 cgactgcaac tgctggtgca gcgcgccgtg ggtgcggtcg aaaaaacctt tctgaccttc
    43141 gacctgggct acaagttgcc ggaacagtac ctgctgcccg tcgctgcccc cgttgttgtc
    43201 gatgatgcca ccggcgaagc cgctgccaag gccgccttgt ggcaacgcat ctggaaggac
    43261 cgcaccgttg agatcggcgt tctgatcgtc atgctgctgg tgctgaccgc gactttcttc
    43321 ttccagttcc acgccaccat gaacgcgcgc gtcttttact ggttccgcat cggatacctg
    43381 accatgacgc tgttcttcat tggctggtac gccaatgcgc agttgagtgt ggtgaatctg
    43441 atggcactgg ccggaagctt gcggaccgga ttttcctggg acgcgttcct gttggacccg
    43501 ctggtcttca ttcagtggtt cgctgtcgcc gctgcgctgc tgttctgggg gcgcggggcc
    43561 tattgcggct ggctgtgccc gtttggtgca ctacaggagt tgaccaacaa gattgcgcgc
    43621 gcgttgaagg ttccgcaatg gaccctgcct tggggcctga acgaacggct ttggcctgcg
    43681 aagtacatga tcttcctcgt tctcttcggc atcagctttg tctcgatccc gctggccgag
    43741 aaatacgccg aggtcgagcc gttcaagacc gcgatcattc tgaaattcat gcgtgactgg
    43801 ccctttgtgg tctttgcgct ggccctgctg gggattgggc tgttcatcga acggttctat
    43861 tgccgctacc tctgcccgct gggcggagcg ctggcgatcc ctgcccgtat ccgcatgttc
    43921 gattggctgc gccgttaccc cgattgcggc agcccctgtc agacctgcgc caacgaatgc
    43981 cccgttcagg cgatccaccc cacaggtgag atcaacccga acgagtgcgt cacctgtctg
    44041 cattgccagg tgctctatca gtccgagacg aaatgtcccg tcgttatccg ccagctaaaa
    44101 cggcgggcca agacagggtc ggtcaacctc aagacccctc tcggacaacc accggcgaac
    44161 catccgaacg ccaaaccgca atccgtttcc taaaaaagga ggaacgatca tgtcggacaa
    44221 tgaaaacaaa ctgaacatca cacgccgcgg gatgctgggg gcaaccgcca ccggcgcggt
    44281 gattgccggg accggcctgg gctcgacctt gatgacggcc aaggaagcca gtgctgccgc
    44341 caatgtcgcg ctggaaccgg gcgaactgga cgagtattat ggcttctggt cttcgggcca
    44401 gaccggcgaa ctgcgcatta tgggcgtgcc gtccatgcgc gaactgatgc gggttccggt
    44461 gttcaaccgc tgctcggcca cgggctgggg tcagaccaac gagtcactga aaatcctgac
    44521 cgagggccta ctgcccgaaa ccaaggaatt cctggccgca aacggcaagg tgacttacga
    44581 caacggcgac ctgcaccacc cgcacatgtc cttcaccgat ggcacctatg acggccgcta
    44641 tctgttcatg aatgacaagg ccaacacccg tgtcgcccgt gtgcgctgtg acgtgatgaa
    44701 atgcgacaag atcatcgaga tcccgaacgc gcacgacatc cacggcctgc gtccgcagaa
    44761 atacccgcgc accggctacg tctttgccaa tggtgagcat gaagcgccgc tggtgaacga
    44821 tggtcagatc ctcgacgatc cgtcgcaata cgtgaacatc ttcaccgcca tcgacggtga
    44881 cacgatggag atcgcgtggc aggtgatggt gtcgggcaac ctcgacaaca ccgactgcga
    44941 ctatcagggc aaatacgcct tctcgacctc gtacaactcg gaaatgggta tgaacctggc
    45001 cgagatgacc gagaacgagc tggaccacgt ggtcgtgttc aacctcaagg gcatcgaaga
    45061 ggccgtggcc gccgggaact atcaggaatt gaacggcgtc aaggtcgtgg acggccgcaa
    45121 agaggccggc ggcaacctga cccgctatat cccgatcccg aactcgccgc acggtgtgaa
    45181 cgccgcgccc gacaagaaac acatcatgat caacggtaag ctgtcgccga ccgtgtccgt
    45241 gatcgatgtg gagaaagtcg acgcgctgtt tgctgacaat gccgatccgc gttccgccat
    45301 cgttgctgag ccgcagttgg gccttggccc gcttcacacc gcgttcgacg gcaagggcaa
    45361 tgcctatact accctgttcc tggacagtca ggtggtgaaa tgggacatcg ccaaggccat
    45421 cgaagcctat gcaggtgcgg acgtcgatcc gattgtcgac aaggtggatg tgcattatca
    45481 gcccggccac aactcgacct cgatgggcga aacggccgag gcggacggca agtggctgat
    45541 ttcgatgaat aagttctcga aagaccgctt cctgaacgtg ggtccgctga agcccgagaa
    45601 cgagcagctg atcgacatct cgggcgacaa gatgaaagtg gtccacgacg gcccgacctt
    45661 tgccgagccg catgactcga tcatcgtgca ccggtcgaaa gtgaacccgg tcaacgtctg
    45721 ggatcgcaat gacccgatgt gggaagatgc gcgccagcag gccgcggcag acggtgtcga
    45781 tctggaggaa ggggccgaag aacccatccg tgacggcaac aaggtccgcg tttacatgac
    45841 ctcgaccgcg cctgtcttca gcatggagaa gttcacggtc aagcagggtg atgaagtcac
    45901 catttatgtc accaacctgg atgacgtgga tgatgtgact cacggtctgt gcctgtcgaa
    45961 cttcggcgtc gcgatggaaa tcgcacctca ggccaccgcc tcggtcacat tcattgccga
    46021 ccgtccgggc gtgcactggt attactgcca gtggttctgc cacgcgctgc acatggaaat
    46081 gcgcggccgg atgtttgttg agccgcggag cgcataacga tgcgttggtc cctgctcata
    46141 ccgctcctgc tcggctcgcc cctttgggcg gcggactggg atgtgcccaa ccgggcgggg
    46201 gccatcaacg aaacactggc gcaggcggcg gatggagaca ccctccgcct gagccccggc
    46261 gtttactttg aaacgctggt tctggaccgg cccgttaccc tcgacgggca gggccaggcc
    46321 accatcgacg ggcaaggcga cggcagcgtc atcaccgtga ccgggccggg cgtgacggta
    46381 cgcgggctga cggtggtcgg ctcgggctct gaccatgacg ggatcgacag tggcatccag
    46441 ctgaccaaaa cggccaaagc gccggtggtc gaggataacg tattgctggg caacctttat
    46501 ggcgtcgaca ttcacggggc caaggacagc gtcgtgcgtg gtaaccggat cgaagggcgt
    46561 cgggaccagc ggatgaatga ccgtgggaat ggcgtctatg tctggaacgc gccaggtgca
    46621 cgggtggaag acaacgacat ccgatatggc cgcgatggga tctttgtgaa ctcgtccaag
    46681 aagaacacct tcacgggcaa tttgttccgc gatcttcgtt ttgccgtgca ctacatgtat
    46741 gccgacaatt cggtggtcag cgacaacgtc tcaatcggga acgacctggg ctatgcggtg
    46801 atgttcacga ccaatgtgac cgtcgccaac aatgtctcga tcggtgaccg ggaacatggc
    46861 gtgatgctga actacgctaa caagagcgtt atcaccggaa acgtggtgaa aggtgccaag
    46921 gaaaaatgca ccttcctcta taactcgaac aaaaacgaat ttaccgacaa ctggttccag
    46981 ggttgcggca tcggcatcca ctttaccgcc gggtccgagc gcaatcggat cgtcggcaac
    47041 gcctttgtcg gtaaccggac acaggtgaaa tacgtttcga ccaaatgggt cgagtggtca
    47101 gaagaagggc gcggcaatta ttggtccgat ttcgccgcgt atgatgtgga tggcaacggt
    47161 atcgccgacg ccccctatcg ccccaatgac tcgatggacc atgtgctgtg gacccaaccc
    47221 tcagccaaat tgctgctcgg ctcgcctgcc gtgcagttgg tgcgctggtc gcaatctgcc
    47281 ttcccggccc tgcttccggg gggtgtgatg gacagcaacc cgctaatgca agcccctgaa
    47341 cccccagcta tgaaaaaggt gcctcatgac ggataaggcc ctgtcaatcg accatgtact
    47401 caaggaccga gggaaaaccc gcgttcttga cgatatcacc ctgtctcttg cccccggtca
    47461 gcgcgtcgcg ttactgggcc ataacggcgc gggcaagtcg accctgatca aatccatcct
    47521 cggcctgacg ccgatccatg gtggtgccat ccggatcgga gacgccaccc ccggcagtgc
    47581 acaggcgcgg cgcgagacgg cctatctgcc cgaagcggtc tccttccacc cggccctgac
    47641 cggccgcgaa caactgacgc tgtttgcaaa gctatccgga gccaaagccg atgtgcccgg
    47701 tctgctggag cgcgtcggcc tgagcgatac actcgaccgt cggatcggcg cttattccaa
    47761 ggggatgcgg cagcgtctgg gtctggctca ggttcttctg ggccagccga aagtggccct
    47821 cttggacgaa ccgacctcgg gattggaccc gatttctcgg caggatcttt acgccatcat
    47881 tgatgaactg gcagcgcaag gcacagcggt cctgattgcg tcccacgcgc tgaccgaggt
    47941 cgaggcgcgt accgaccgca ttgccatcat gcgcaagggc cggatggtgg ccgacgatac
    48001 gctgaccaac ctgtccgccc tggcgggact tccgatacgc ctgcgggtcc gcgccagcgc
    48061 caaccctgaa gcgcttgccg ccgaactggg cggcaaccgg atcaacggcg catccgttga
    48121 gttgctctgt acacctgacg acaagatgga ggccctgcgc cgaatcgccg ggctgggcga
    48181 cgcggtggcg gatgtggaaa tgaccccgcc caagctggaa gacctctatc gccattatgc
    48241 acaggaggag aggctatgac ccgcttcctc gccatcaccc gcaccgagat gctgatcttg
    48301 cgccgcaacc gctggctgct ggtggcaacg ttgatcatgg tgttgttcgc gctggccctg
    48361 acctttgcgg gcagcgcccc gaccggcacg ctgggcgttg acatgctgac cgtctcggtc
    48421 gcctcgatga caacgctttc ggtctatctg gcgccgctgc tggcgctgat gatctcgttc
    48481 gacgctatcg cgggggatgt ggaccggggc agcctgtcgc tgttgctgtc ctacccggcg
    48541 gggcgcgggg aaatcctgtt gggcaagttc accgcccatc tggccgccct ggcctttgcc
    48601 atgaccgtcg gtttcggaac cgccggcgcg gtcgccgcct tctttggtgg cgcaggcccg
    48661 gaaagcctga tggcgctggc gcgcctcatc cttacatcca tccttctggg cgctgtcttt
    48721 ctggcgctgg gatacctgct gtccgccctg gcaaaggggt ccacggcggc ggcaggtctg
    48781 tcggccgggc tatggctggt atttgtcgtc ctttatgatc tgggcctgtt gggggccgtc
    48841 gtcatggaca agggcggcac cttcacccaa tccgtctttc catgggtgat ggtggccaac
    48901 ccggccgacg cattccgtct gtggaacatc gccgcgaccg aaggcgttgc catggcgtcc
    48961 ggtatgaccg gtgcagcgca ggccctgccc gtctgggccg cacccgcgtc gctgctgctc
    49021 tggccggtga tcggttttgc ccttgcccgt gcggcattcc ggagggtcga gccgtgaaac
    49081 gcctgtacct gattgcgctg attgctctgg ccgcctgcaa ggaagagatc gctgtcgccc
    49141 ccgagccggt cgatctgacc ccggatgcgc tgagtttctt ctgccagatg aacatcgccg
    49201 aacatggtgg acccaagggc cagattcatc tggatggcta ccctgcgccg ctattctttt
    49261 cgcaggtgcg cgacatggtg gcctatctga aaagccctga acgcgatgcc aagatcaccg
    49321 ccgtctatgt cagtgacatg ggcatcgcga caaactggcg ggaacccggt atctccaact
    49381 ggatcgccgc cgacggcgcg acatttgtgg tcggggccaa cgtcgccggc ggcatgggcg
    49441 cacgcgaggt tgttcctttt ggtgatccct ccgacgccga tgactttatc aatcggtatg
    49501 gcggcaccgc cctgcccctg tccgacatcc cggctgacga ggttctgggg cccgtcgatc
    49561 tggacctgaa tctggagacc cccgtatgac cgttttgtcc cgtcgccgtt tcctgtcgat
    49621 ttccgcggct tgcatggcct tgcccgccgg agcaaaggca gccccagtcg cccattggct
    49681 tggcaccgca ctgggcgcgc gtgccagcct gcaattgtcc ggtctgaccg atgacgaggc
    49741 ccgtcctgtg atctctgcca tcgaggcgga actgcacagg cttgagaaca ttttcagcct
    49801 ctatcgcccg gattccgagt tgagcaggct gaaccgtgat gggatgttga ccgctcccgc
    49861 gccggagttg ctgaacgtgc tcagcctgtg ttcggcactg catgacgcat cgggtggggt
    49921 gtttgatccg agtgttcaac ctctgtggct tgccttggcc tctggtgccg atgaaagcgt
    49981 gatcagctcg gcccggcaat tggtcggctg gcaccaagtc acagtgacgg cagatcatat
    50041 tcttctgcca caacccggtg tgtcggctct gaccctgaac ggaatagcgc agggggcgat
    50101 aacagatcgt attgccgatc tgttgcggtc catgggcctt gggaacgttt tggtggacat
    50161 gggcgagatc gcagccatag gcgccaacgc ggatggccgc cactggcgtg tcgggttggc
    50221 cgggccagac ggtgcggttc tgaaacggat cgggatcagc gaccgggcgg ttgccacttc
    50281 tgcacccgga ggttcgatgc tgatgcgcgg tcagggccac atcctgagcc cggacggcag
    50341 caagcccttg caccgggccg tctcggtctc tgccccccga gcggcgattg cagatggtct
    50401 ttccacagcc ctttgcctga tcccaaagac gcgggttgat accgtgctgg accgctttcc
    50461 cggcagtcgg atcgagatga tgatctgatc acaactgttg attgtggcac aaaagttttg
    50521 gcaaagggcc gaaggtgttg taccactgtg agagtggatg tttcgctggc aaacaagcag
    50581 atacttcggc aaccgctctt gggcgtgtct gccttgttgt tgcaagccgg agaaacggtt
    50641 ccgaaaaaac atgatctgga tcaactccgg ccttgtgaaa atgcgctagc aagcgaatcc
    50701 gggcaggatc acctgccccc agaaacgcag gtcagcaacg catgagtcag ccaaccagca
    50761 gacgcgcttt tctcagtggg cgcatgctcc gcgaagaccc cggtgccatt aggcctccgg
    50821 gcgcggtgga aggcaggttt ctggacctgt gcaccgcctg cggtgattgt ctggacgcct
    50881 gccccgaaga tgtcattacg ctcagcgcgg gtggataccc gacgctgcgg atgacggacg
    50941 gtgcgtgcac gttctgcggc gattgcgtgg aagcctgcca gacgggcgcc ctgatcgctg
    51001 atcgcatggc cgactggccc tggcgcgcat ctatcgtcgc cagcgcttgc ctgtcactga
    51061 acgggatcag ttgccgcatt tgccaggaca gttgcgatga aggctcgatc cggttcaagc
    51121 tgatgcctgg cggcaaggcg gaaccggttc tgaataccga gacctgcacc ggatgcggcg
    51181 gctgcgccac gtcctgcccc gccgacgcgg tcagatttga acgccctgca accttacacc
    51241 cggagacact gcaatgaata tctgcggttg ccttgttcac gttgccccgg acagcaccgg
    51301 cacagcgcgc caggtcatgg aagacacgcc gggggtcgag gttcacgccg caaccgacga
    51361 cggccgcttt gtcgttgtcg tagaagatac gcccgcacgt atggcgtccg agatcatcat
    51421 ggatctgcac cagatccccg gagtgatctc tttgacgctg acctatcacc atttcgagga
    51481 tctcgcggaa agctatccgc gtcctgatgc cccaagccaa ccgaccagca ggaggcccat
    51541 gcaatgacca tctctgaatc tcgccggact tttctaaaag cttcagccgc ggcagccact
    51601 gcttcggccg caggtattcc aatggccgcc ggaaaggcca atgcccaggt ggcaacgcct
    51661 gatattcgct gggacaaggc ggcctgccgg ttttgcggaa caggctgttc ggttctgatc
    51721 ggcaccaagg atggccgcgt cgtggccacg caaggtgacc cggacgcgcc ggtcaaccgg
    51781 ggcctgaact gcatcaaggg atatttcctg tccaagatca tgtacggcaa tgaccgcctg
    51841 acaactccgc tgctgcgcaa gtcaaacggc gaatatgaca agaacggcga attcgagccg
    51901 gtcagctggg acgaagcctt cgacgtgatg gccgccaagt ggaaagaagc gctggccaag
    51961 aaaggcccga ccagtgtcgg catgttcggt tccggtcagt ggacggtctg ggaaggttat
    52021 gctgccgcca agctgatgaa ggccgggttc cggtcaaaca acatcgaccc gaatgcgcgg
    52081 cactgcatgg cctcggccgt tgtgggtttc atgcgcacct tcggcatcga cgaaccgatg
    52141 ggctgctatg acgatctgga gcacgcggat accttcgtgc tgtgggggtc gaacatggcc
    52201 gagatgcacc cgatcctgtg gtcgcgcctg accgatacgc gcctgaccaa gccggggtgc
    52261 gaggtacatg ttctgtcgac attcgaacac cgctcgttcg agctggccga caacggcatg
    52321 gtgttcaacc cgcagaccga cctggcgatc ctgaactata tcgccaacta catcatccag
    52381 aacggcgcag tgaacgagga attcgtcaag aaccacgtca acatcaccaa gactgccacc
    52441 gatatcggct atggtctgcg cgacaaccac ccgctgcagc aagaggcagc gaaccccaac
    52501 gtcggcaaga tggaaccgat cagcttcgag gaatatgccg aagcggtgtc ggaatacacg
    52561 ctggaataca ccgaggaact gtccggtgtg cccgccgaaa agcttgagaa gctggcccag
    52621 caatatgccg atccgaaccg caaggtcatg agcctgtgga ccatggggtt caaccagcat
    52681 actcgcgggt cgtgggtgaa ctcgctgatg tacaacgtgc acctgctggt tggtaagatt
    52741 tccgaacccg gcaactcgcc cttctcgctg accggtcagc cctcggcctg tggtacggcg
    52801 cgcgaggtcg gcacctttgc ccaccgtctg cccgccgaca tggtggtgac aaatgacaag
    52861 caccgcgaga tctgcgagac cgcatggaac gtgcctgcgg gcaccatccc gcccaaaccg
    52921 ggcttccacg ctgtgctgca gaaccgcaag ctgaaggatg gcgatctgaa cgcctattgg
    52981 gtgcagtgca acaacaacat gcaggctgcg ccgaatatca acgaagaagg gtaccccggc
    53041 tatcgcaacc cggaaaactt cattaccgtg tcggacccct accccaccgt taccgccctg
    53101 tccgccgacc tgatcctgcc aaccgccatg tgggtcgaga aggaaggcgc ctatggcaac
    53161 gccgagcgcc gcacccagtt ctggcggcag caggtcaagg ccccgggtga ggccaagtcc
    53221 gacctgtggc agctgatgga attcgcgaaa cgcttcaccg tcgaggaggt ctggggcgag
    53281 gaactgctgg ctgccatgcc ggaacatcgc ggcaagacca tgtatgacgt gctgtatgcc
    53341 aacgggaaga tcgaccagta cccgctgtcg gaaactgccg aaggtttcga caacgatgat
    53401 gccgagcatt tcggatacta cgtccagaag ggtctgttcg aggaatatgc cgatttcgga
    53461 cgtggccatg cccacgatct ggcaccattc gaaatgtacc atcaggcgcg cggaatgcgc
    53521 tggccggtcg tggacggcaa ggaaacgctc tatcgtttcc gcgaaggcta tgacccgtac
    53581 gtgcccgaag gcgcaggcgt gaaattctat ggcaagcctg acggtaaggc gagtatcatc
    53641 tttgcgccgt atgaacccgc cccagaggag ccggatgcgg aatacgacct gtggctgtgc
    53701 accggtcgcg tgctggagca ctggcattcc ggctcgatga cccgccgggt gcccgagttg
    53761 caccgcgcct atccggcggc cgtggtctac atgcatccgc aggatgccaa ggatcggggt
    53821 ctgcgccgtg gtcaggagat cgttctgtcc acccgtcgcg gcgaagtcac aagccgggtc
    53881 gagacccgcg ggcgcaacaa ggttccgcgt ggtctggtct tcatgccgtg gttcgacgag
    53941 ggtcagctga ccaacaagct gacgctggac gcgacctgcc cgctttcgaa ggagaccgac
    54001 ttcaagaaat gcgcctgcaa ggtcgagcgc gcgtaaccgg cacggatcgc gaaggtagtc
    54061 cccatgtccc ttgccggcac acctctttcg ccgcaacggc gtcgtttcct gcagggaacg
    54121 gcgcgcgcgg cgggcggctg cgtggttgca ggatcgctgc tggcctggct ggcgcgcgat
    54181 gcgcgcggcc tgccggccga ggccctgcgc ccgcccggtg cgctgcccga agaggatttc
    54241 ctgtcggcct gcatccgctg cgggttatgc gtgcgggact gcccttacga tacgctgaaa
    54301 ctggcggaac tgggctcgga ttccggcgct accgggacgc cttttttcac cgcccgcgac
    54361 gtgccgtgcg agatgtgtga cgacattcca tgcgtcgccg cctgccccac cggcgcgctg
    54421 gacccgtcgc tggacaacat cgacgatgcc aagatgggcg ttgcggtgct ggtggatcag
    54481 gagaattgtc tgaactacct cggcctgcgc tgtgatgtct gctatcgcgt ctgccccgtc
    54541 attgacgagg ccatcacgct tgagccgtca cacaataccc gctcgggcag ccacgcgatc
    54601 tttgcgccga cggttcatgc ggaccgctgc accggctgcg gcgtatgcga gaaaagctgc
    54661 gttttgccgg aagccgcgat aaaggtgctt ccagcccgtc tggcgcgcgg cagcgcggcg
    54721 gatcactacc gcaagggctg ggaagaaaag gctgccaagg gcgctccgct ggtcgagggc
    54781 atcattgacc tgcccgaccg cctgccgggg cccggcaccg acaatctggt cacacccgga
    54841 gggtttgcgc ccgaatacaa cctgccggga gtgggacaat gagcgccagc acccagatac
    54901 ctgtgggcca agaggcgata gaggccaagg gctggatcgg cgcgcatcgc tttttgctgt
    54961 tgcgccgggc aagccaggtg ttctttctgg tgctgttcct cctggggccg tggtttggca
    55021 tctggatcgt tcagggcaac ctggccggat cattgacgtt gggcgttcta ccgctgaccg
    55081 atccgctgat cctgctgcaa agcatggtgg caggccactg gcccgaactg accgcactga
    55141 tcggcgggtt gatcgtgctt gtcacttacg cgctgatcgg tggccgggtc tattgttcct
    55201 gggtttgtcc gatcaacccg gtgactgatg ccgccagttg gctgcatcgg cgtttggact
    55261 tgccgaaggg ctggcagcca aagcgcagca cccgtctgtg ggttctggcg acagtcctga
    55321 tcgtctcggg cctgaccggc gtgattgcgt gggagatcgt gaatccgatc accatgctgc
    55381 accggggcct gatcttcggc atgggttttg tctgggccat gatcgccgcg atctttgtgt
    55441 ttgacctgct ggtcgcacgc catggctggt gcggtcatat ctgcccggtc ggggctttct
    55501 acggcctgat cggcacaaaa agcctgctgc gcgtcagcgc cagcaaccgc gctgcctgtg
    55561 atgattgcat ggactgctat gcggtctgcc cggaaaacca agtgatctcg cccgcgctga
    55621 agggcaagtc gggatctagc ccactgatct tgtcgcctga ctgcaccaat tgtggccgct
    55681 gcattgatgt gtgcgcggtt gatgtcttca aatttaacca ccggttcgac gaggccctcg
    55741 tcgcgcctgc cgatccagcc gccgcgccca agccgcgcgc cgccagacct atctaaggga
    55801 gtgccatgat gaatagacca atcctgacag gcggaattgc cctgatcccc gttttgctcc
    55861 tgagtgggtt tgctctggcg cagtccgctc aggtgaattc gctacgcgga gccgaagtgg
    55921 atgaaccagt ggtcctcgat caagtccatc ggaatgtcga aggacgcatg cagcggaatt
    55981 atcgccagca gccaccactg atcccgcatt cgattgaaca ataccagatc gacttgcgca
    56041 ccaatcagtg cctgtcctgt cacgactgga ccaaagcggg cgaacgcaac gcgccgaccc
    56101 tttcgatgac ccactacctg gaccgcgaag gccgtgaact ggaccggatc gcgggtacac
    56161 ggtatttctg caatcagtgc cacgtgccgc aggccgacac tccggcgctg gtcgacaatg
    56221 aattcgaacc ttcttccggc aactgatcca acgcatcttt gaaaggagca ccgatatggc
    56281 agactccccc gaaaatcgcg gctggattgg ccgcctctgg aacgcgatct ggaccccggc
    56341 tgtgatgttc agctcgggct ttctgatttt ggcaggtttt ctggccggta tcttgttctg
    56401 gggcggtttc cactggacgc tggaactgac caataccgag gaattctgca cctcgtgcca
    56461 cacgatggaa accaatctgg gtgaataccg cgagacgatc cactacaaca accactcggg
    56521 cgtccgcgcg atctgttccg actgccacgt gccgcacgaa tggaaccaca agatcaaagc
    56581 caagatcatg gctgtcaagg acgtctatca cgagctggcc ggcaccatca gcaccccgga
    56641 aaaatatgaa gaccatcgtc tgagcatggc ttcggcggtg tggaagaaaa tgaaggaatc
    56701 cgacagccgt gaatgccgca actgtcacaa tttcgagtat atggacttca cccttcagga
    56761 aacccgcgcc gcgtccgagc atcagcgcgc catcgattcc ggcatgacat gcatcgactg
    56821 ccaccagggc atcgcccaca gcctgccgcc caactatctg gaaacctatc aggacatcac
    56881 tgccgaactg gacgaggcgc cgcagaacct gcagcagcac gcctcggcag gcagtgacga
    56941 aatccggtcg tttctggcca aacgggcaga ctgagaggag ctcgacatat gcttgaatta
    57001 cttggaacca tcggtggcaa catcctcagc ctgcccggca ttctgggttt ggcgcttggc
    57061 atgatgaccc gcaagctgtg gctgggcgcg gtcatgggcg gtgtggtcgg cgtgctggag
    57121 acactggttt ttgccaaatg gcagtttgcc catgtcgaag tgttggaact gatgattgcc
    57181 atcgcggtcg gcgtttgcgc gggcgcggtg ggcagtgcca tccgcataaa gggcgcaacc
    57241 gcctgatccg agccaagcgg gaaagggtgt ggattttctt tgggtgaggg gcgtggcggt
    57301 gggctgtttg cggggcccct gtctaca
//
