# Supplementary material for: Decoding coral resistance to eutrophication through the association of hyper‑efficient denitrifiers as key microbial allies
Source: Nat Commun. 2026 May 19;17:3938. doi: 10.1038/s41467-026-72571-w (PMC13187470; doi:10.1038/s41467-026-72571-w)
Supplement: Supplementary file 21 — Source Data [file 41467_2026_72571_MOESM21_ESM.zip › Source Data/FigureS6/D5_denitrification.gbk]

LOCUS       contig00018            61677 bp    DNA              UNK 01-JAN-1980
DEFINITION  .
ACCESSION   contig00018
VERSION     contig00018
KEYWORDS    .
SOURCE      .
  ORGANISM  .
            .
FEATURES             Location/Qualifiers
     CDS             304..1086
                     /gene="nadX"
                     /locus_tag="D5_02903"
                     /EC_number="1.4.1.21"
                     /inference="ab initio prediction:Prodigal:002006"
                     /inference="similar to AA sequence:UniProtKB:Q9X1X6"
                     /codon_start=1
                     /transl_table=11
                     /product="L-aspartate dehydrogenase"
                     /db_xref="COG:COG1712"
                     /translation="MKIGIIGEGAIGRYVAQHLLEKGEGPDAILVSPGRRLDGKEAGPS
                     RVTCVSDLPGGIDLMVDCAGHAGLKAHGAAILERGIDLVTLSVGALADPDLEQALALAA
                     RNGHSHLRLASGAIGALDCLSAARVGGLTEVIYRGSKPPAGWRGSAAEEQLKLDDLKSA
                     AVHFCGTARQAAVAYPKNANVAAAIALAGLGFDETRVELIADPAVNANIHEIEARGSFG
                     TFTFRIEGKALPDNPRSSALAAMSAIAAIERQPAAISI"
     gene            304..1086
                     /locus_tag="D5_02903"
                     /gene="nadX"
     CDS             1096..2040
                     /gene="gbpR_1"
                     /locus_tag="D5_02902"
                     /inference="ab initio prediction:Prodigal:002006"
                     /inference="similar to AA sequence:UniProtKB:P52661"
                     /codon_start=1
                     /transl_table=11
                     /product="HTH-type transcriptional regulator GbpR"
                     /translation="MVAHHTRIVERALTRLKLRQLRLLVAVGQQGSIQNAARDLGISQP
                     AATKMIQDLELDFEVKLFERTNRGVVPTVFGEALIRHGKLIFAQVSNAAQELDDLNEGN
                     SGRVVVGTLLAASPTLLPRAVERLLKDRPKVAVKIVEGTNEVLMPALLSGEIDMVVGRL
                     PSHRHRARITQEKFFDERVLAVTGTQHPLVGKPNITFEELRRFGWILPPVETTLRRQTD
                     QYFVRQDQYQPGVSIESVSYLANRSLLRSHDFVGLMPAHVASLDIDRGLLACLDWAVPF
                     GAGPVGVSHRGESSLSPASSTFLDALRAAAGDI"
     gene            1096..2040
                     /locus_tag="D5_02902"
                     /gene="gbpR_1"
     CDS             2151..3587
                     /gene="araE"
                     /locus_tag="D5_02901"
                     /EC_number="1.2.1.26"
                     /inference="ab initio prediction:Prodigal:002006"
                     /inference="similar to AA sequence:UniProtKB:Q1JUP4"
                     /codon_start=1
                     /transl_table=11
                     /product="Alpha-ketoglutaric semialdehyde dehydrogenase 1"
                     /translation="MSTYPDLKLYIGGEWRKAADDLPVLNPATEEEIGRLPKAGRSDLD
                     DALAAAEAGFRVWRRTAPRDRADIMIKAAALMRDRQEEIARSITAEHGKPLAQARLEVI
                     RGCEFFEWDAGEAMRTYGRVIPSAPGVRYVVHHQPIGVVLGLSPWNFPMSQPARKIAGA
                     LASGCSIILKAAEETPAGAMHIARAFHDAGLPPGVLNLVFGEPAEISSHLIRQDPVRLV
                     AFTGSTAVGRHLTTLASENMTRVLMELGGHAPVIVCEDTDVEKAALSGAVRKFRNAGQV
                     CTSPTRFFVHESIYKPFLDTFIERAAGTVVGNGVEEGIEMGPLANDRRVPALSELVEDA
                     RDAGATICTGGGRIGAKGYFFAPTVLTNVPDDARVMQEEPFGPLAVINPVASLDEAIAK
                     ANATPFGLAAYGFSNRADYIDRMTDEVEAGNLSFNTLEASLPETPFGGVKSSGYGREGG
                     TEGLENYMIVKNISHSTQIV"
     gene            2151..3587
                     /locus_tag="D5_02901"
                     /gene="araE"
     CDS             complement(3894..4721)
                     /gene="gcvA_11"
                     /locus_tag="D5_02900"
                     /inference="ab initio prediction:Prodigal:002006"
                     /inference="similar to AA sequence:UniProtKB:P0A9F6"
                     /codon_start=1
                     /transl_table=11
                     /product="Glycine cleavage system transcriptional
                     activator"
                     /translation="MSFTAAAKELGITQTALSLHVRSLEAQLGCKLFFRAARNLSLTEV
                     GQAYAYSVRRALSDITVSTASLFGSGSAQVLTVRAPISTATLWLAHRLPKFTRSQPDVS
                     IRLVSNIWADSAGRENVDVELRVGVGDWPDARTRKISTERIVPVAAGSASGQSIPVAEL
                     RKQPLVQILGFQDMGQKYFEALGISYSEPLSPYSVDTTVAAIGVVAAGGGYAMVLERFA
                     QTAIESGQAIAIVGDAVPINQSHFLVETSGTGANEPVKQLFETWLEQEFSEHQ"
     gene            complement(3894..4721)
                     /locus_tag="D5_02900"
                     /gene="gcvA_11"
     CDS             4913..5878
                     /gene="Hgd"
                     /locus_tag="D5_02899"
                     /EC_number="1.1.1.291"
                     /inference="ab initio prediction:Prodigal:002006"
                     /inference="similar to AA sequence:UniProtKB:Q0QLF5"
                     /codon_start=1
                     /transl_table=11
                     /product="2-(hydroxymethyl)glutarate dehydrogenase"
                     /translation="MKVGFIGLGNVGGKLSGSLLRNGMDLTVHDLNEELVDAFVARGAK
                     KAEGPAQLMRDCDAVITCLPSPAASDAVMQQMLPEVTDGKIWMEMSTTDEAEVKRLGAM
                     VMERGGAAVDCPVSGGCHRAATGNISIFAGCDRATFERIAPFLKTMGRRILHTGELGSA
                     SVLKVLTNYLATANLVTCCEALVTAKAAGMDLNTTYEAIKISSGTSFVHETESQVILNG
                     SRDISFTMDLVKKDVSLFQQVADRHNVPLEISPMLVQIFEDGIERFGERELSPNIIRRL
                     EEVTGLEILAPGFPPEMEDDEPEEPGYEVIPQGKALKAAE"
     gene            4913..5878
                     /locus_tag="D5_02899"
                     /gene="Hgd"
     CDS             5875..5976
                     /locus_tag="D5_02898"
                     /inference="ab initio prediction:Prodigal:002006"
                     /codon_start=1
                     /transl_table=11
                     /product="hypothetical protein"
                     /translation="MTLRRRALNRLRHIIAEAASAILSGKLVLLNRE"
     gene            5875..5976
                     /locus_tag="D5_02898"
     CDS             5987..7024
                     /locus_tag="D5_02897"
                     /inference="ab initio prediction:Prodigal:002006"
                     /codon_start=1
                     /transl_table=11
                     /product="hypothetical protein"
                     /translation="MTTADTNPTANAAHRPEPGPMSREWHWHPELPVNHAPYWHWPPKP
                     RVLAKWLWQNYLQVSDRSIYLALSFVVAFWMQPVGPEQTQFAFGWMSWVFIRNWALLII
                     VAGGLHFWFYGIDGQGKLLKYDPRPYMKRKNSLYKFGYQTWDNMYYSLVYGATILSALE
                     CFLRWMYANGYVATLSFDAHPVWFVLLFPILAIWQSFHFYMVHLFLHQPFIYRHVHAVH
                     HRNVNTGPWSGMSMHPVEAFGYLSAILIVLVLPSHPVHMIFLGYWLMLGAASSHSGYEA
                     IWAHDRKALLIGAFFHQLHHRYYECNYGNAEMPWDKWFGTYHDGSEEATVRTRNRKREM
                     HASRQ"
     gene            5987..7024
                     /locus_tag="D5_02897"
     CDS             7229..7876
                     /locus_tag="D5_02896"
                     /inference="ab initio prediction:Prodigal:002006"
                     /codon_start=1
                     /transl_table=11
                     /product="hypothetical protein"
                     /translation="MSRILHLYDVAEDTERDLSAQEAVRLAQKDKSLILISGVRDMSPR
                     TFHLIASSVARRKLERAQERIDAMIDAYLDTDAFDQVEAKIDEDNARLRAQFLSDFEVL
                     TSAQIHAMSGSTSRNKSATANDWKKAGKIFSVKLQGKDLYPAFQFNADGRPYATLVDVL
                     AALPQDLTPWQTAFWLVAPQNALDGARPIDLVQAGDARVADAAARAFKTPAG"
     gene            7229..7876
                     /locus_tag="D5_02896"
     CDS             7883..8500
                     /locus_tag="D5_02895"
                     /inference="ab initio prediction:Prodigal:002006"
                     /codon_start=1
                     /transl_table=11
                     /product="hypothetical protein"
                     /translation="MILPNSAGQHPYFALESGREVFRLHRDVLDGDQFNPGYGTSRFAP
                     FQDLEGKIVPTLYSATTFDGAAYETLFRERPAKYQTFPRNRLDDYAASRLTTRRELRLV
                     RLFTPELAAWGIAEADLLTYDESNYPTCRELAALIWKDNPAADGMIWSSVRDSSALAMM
                     LFEDRVTPGALTVTETRYVQRDADLLDQLRTTARRAGITISR"
     gene            7883..8500
                     /locus_tag="D5_02895"
     CDS             complement(8497..8838)
                     /locus_tag="D5_02894"
                     /inference="ab initio prediction:Prodigal:002006"
                     /codon_start=1
                     /transl_table=11
                     /product="hypothetical protein"
                     /translation="MDWNDFMAGIEADIATYSKEVPETVKGFGIMGKAAKSNGALSEKT
                     KEFMALGIAIATRCDSCIGFHVRSLVRLGASREELCEALAMATYMGGGPSYAYSAKALK
                     AFDTFSKQA"
     gene            complement(8497..8838)
                     /locus_tag="D5_02894"
     CDS             complement(8850..9611)
                     /gene="glnP"
                     /locus_tag="D5_02893"
                     /inference="ab initio prediction:Prodigal:002006"
                     /inference="similar to AA sequence:UniProtKB:P0AEQ6"
                     /codon_start=1
                     /transl_table=11
                     /product="Glutamine transport system permease protein GlnP"
                     /db_xref="COG:COG0765"
                     /translation="MIRNLLLLLSFLALAACSSSSTWGWYVINPMTEAGWINVKFLISG
                     MGDTILISVIAAVISIVLGLIVALPGLAKSRGWRLVNRVYVELIRSIPLLPMLFWVFYG
                     LPIVFREMGLNIPIDPFWGAIITLALSDSAFTAEIYRAGIQSIAKGQTEAAQTIGLNYL
                     QTMRYVILPQAIRRILPPLANQFIYIVKMSAFASVIGMQELTRRANELVVTEYRPLEIY
                     SLLILEYLILVLIISAGVRWLERRMGSDERG"
     gene            complement(8850..9611)
                     /locus_tag="D5_02893"
                     /gene="glnP"
     CDS             complement(9626..10366)
                     /gene="glnQ_2"
                     /locus_tag="D5_02892"
                     /inference="ab initio prediction:Prodigal:002006"
                     /inference="similar to AA sequence:UniProtKB:P27675"
                     /codon_start=1
                     /transl_table=11
                     /product="Glutamine transport ATP-binding protein GlnQ"
                     /translation="MSETAIELVNVNKWYGDFHVLKDINLSIKSGEKVVICGPSGSGKS
                     TVVRCINRLEEHQKGTIRVDGIELTNDPKSVTAIRSEVGMVFQQFNLFPHLSVLENLTL
                     GPIKSRGMSRADAEARARHYLERVHIPDQAEKRPGQLSGGQQQRVAIARSLCMEPRVLL
                     FDEPTSALDPEMISEVLDVMVELAQEGMTMVVVTHEMGFARKVADNMVFMDAGQIVEQG
                     NPEEFFGAPRSERCQKFLSQILQH"
     gene            complement(9626..10366)
                     /locus_tag="D5_02892"
                     /gene="glnQ_2"
     CDS             10505..11275
                     /gene="pheC"
                     /locus_tag="D5_02891"
                     /inference="ab initio prediction:Prodigal:002006"
                     /inference="similar to AA sequence:UniProtKB:Q01269"
                     /codon_start=1
                     /transl_table=11
                     /product="Cyclohexadienyl dehydratase"
                     /translation="MKNLLRTAAAAAIGLALAGAAQAQSALNEILDGGVLKVGTTGDWN
                     PMTLRDPATNSYKGYDIDIMTELANDLGVEVEFVPTDWKTLVNGVVSGKYHMTGSASIS
                     PPRMKVAGFSESYISVELYPFTTKDKADRFNGYDSINQPDVKVATTLGTTFEKRAREWF
                     PNADIKVVEAPARGFQEVLAGRADVFITSNIEGATLEAKFPVVPVAGAEARSPAPIAML
                     LPQDDQVWINYVNNWIKVKKAQGFFEANKEKWGL"
     gene            10505..11275
                     /locus_tag="D5_02891"
                     /gene="pheC"
     CDS             complement(11318..11920)
                     /locus_tag="D5_02890"
                     /inference="ab initio prediction:Prodigal:002006"
                     /codon_start=1
                     /transl_table=11
                     /product="hypothetical protein"
                     /translation="MEDSAPIEGEKPRLDQVIGAAVKTHRVLAGLTIAELSARANVSPA
                     MISKIERGQVSASLSSLEALAKATGVPLINFFAGTAEVTDVSFVAAGEGMTVQRMGSDF
                     GHAFKLIGRAEASHVSFESFLVTLEGPLPPGPLYQHEGAEFVHVTEGEMIFRCGEGLYH
                     MRPGDSLSYDSSTTHGAVELKTDKVSFISLLAKAVPG"
     gene            complement(11318..11920)
                     /locus_tag="D5_02890"
     CDS             11981..12727
                     /gene="crnA"
                     /locus_tag="D5_02889"
                     /EC_number="3.5.2.10"
                     /inference="ab initio prediction:Prodigal:002006"
                     /inference="similar to AA sequence:UniProtKB:P83772"
                     /codon_start=1
                     /transl_table=11
                     /product="Creatinine amidohydrolase"
                     /translation="MQLEHMTWYEVDDRLGNGCAVILPVGSTEQHGPIGRIGTDTICAR
                     AVALRAADLCDAIVAPALAYTPAPFNAAFPGTVSVTPDVFTLYAREIIEGLLAQGFSGV
                     FIVNGHGANIAPLQAISADLPPNALIIRSWWEPEPVNALRRTLYGEWEGMHATPSEVAI
                     TQSLLGAISDERTDEPPQKLTPQYLRDHSGDRHGPPDEHRAEFPDGRVGSHSALATPTD
                     GARLLEMAAQAISREFLDFQKARKQS"
     gene            11981..12727
                     /locus_tag="D5_02889"
                     /gene="crnA"
     CDS             12830..13432
                     /locus_tag="D5_02888"
                     /inference="ab initio prediction:Prodigal:002006"
                     /codon_start=1
                     /transl_table=11
                     /product="hypothetical protein"
                     /translation="MQAPTTRAKTKGQPTELGQAIRRRRKAMGLTLDQVAKKADLTTGF
                     LSQVERGLSSPSLTSLMAIAAALQTTIEQLLSVPQVFSEFVAKDSRQTYSLGLRGRFYE
                     KLGPGFLGALFHPQIVHRPPGHISERMCHSGEAFCYLQAGQLEYHLGDRVFIMSPGDVV
                     HHDTSTPHYSVVLGEAEAVELWVTTSPIKDSAPPDSG"
     gene            12830..13432
                     /locus_tag="D5_02888"
     CDS             13549..15150
                     /gene="hbpA"
                     /locus_tag="D5_02887"
                     /inference="ab initio prediction:Prodigal:002006"
                     /inference="similar to AA sequence:UniProtKB:P33950"
                     /codon_start=1
                     /transl_table=11
                     /product="Heme-binding protein A"
                     /db_xref="COG:COG0747"
                     /translation="MREEKKMKLKTLLGATVAATLALPVLAQERGGTLNFARYDGSRLI
                     DPIYADRNPDIWMVGSLFDTLLRSSPDGNSVEPGLAEDYAVSEDGKTVSLTLREGIQFA
                     DGSPMSGADVVFSLDRARNPDLSPWAGLLGSIDTVSADGNAITIALKDPDPTLLSMLAT
                     FNTAIVSKAAFDAAAGETDQDKSAAIFAATSAGVGSGPFYLCGFEQGASMDFCANENYW
                     RMGADGKALPYLDGVHFEIVPDDATRILRLQAGEVDAAEFIPFSRVAELEADPNINMQL
                     YPSTRIIYSPINTRETRADGSPNPLADPRVRQALNYGTNKDALIGVVLHGAGQPMSSPL
                     MAKATQYAADLSPLYSYDLEKAKGLIADAGVADGTQVTLTTLAGSADDATIFAALQQMW
                     GELGIDLVVEQVDGATRGAKNRSGEFDIHTYGWVNDVNDPSQVVGWLGYTPTAKAVGTG
                     WENAEFNTLFEEAAKDMDPDSRKAKFDRMQALYAEAAPLLFMYETPFAVALGTAVEGYV
                     QTPLGNNIFDEATVSR"
     gene            13549..15150
                     /locus_tag="D5_02887"
                     /gene="hbpA"
     CDS             15207..16148
                     /gene="gsiC_3"
                     /locus_tag="D5_02886"
                     /inference="ab initio prediction:Prodigal:002006"
                     /inference="similar to AA sequence:UniProtKB:P75798"
                     /codon_start=1
                     /transl_table=11
                     /product="Glutathione transport system permease protein
                     GsiC"
                     /db_xref="COG:COG0601"
                     /translation="MSSLSYIFKRLLLMIPTFFLVMIIIFMLVRLLPGDPAIAMAGDRA
                     SDADIAAIRERLGLTEPMPVQFWLFLTNTLQGDLGRSILMRTDVVGVIADRLPITVFLT
                     IYSVVLSLIIAGPLAFVAALNRGRWPDAVIRTVFQIGLSMPVFYIGLVLLTFLAAQLRL
                     FPVGGYGDTFGERLYHLFLPSVTVALYTSAIIMRNLRSAIIEVLDAEYVQFARAKGLPP
                     RLILGRHVLRNALISTVTLLGLSIGNLMSGTLVTETVFAVPGMGRLMLEAIFARDYPLI
                     QGLTLTFALLVSLVFLMTDLFQSRLDPRMRLQ"
     gene            15207..16148
                     /locus_tag="D5_02886"
                     /gene="gsiC_3"
     CDS             16145..16996
                     /gene="ddpC_1"
                     /locus_tag="D5_02885"
                     /inference="ab initio prediction:Prodigal:002006"
                     /inference="similar to AA sequence:UniProtKB:P77463"
                     /codon_start=1
                     /transl_table=11
                     /product="putative D,D-dipeptide transport system permease
                     protein DdpC"
                     /db_xref="COG:COG1173"
                     /translation="MSDVPFTADRPSLARAALRKPGFVAGLLIIGLSTLLAIFPGAFAP
                     YDPNAIDYLAVRQPPSWEHPFGTDLLGRDSLSRVIWAYQVNMQMAIFGTVFALVTGVII
                     GALVGYYRGFADLIFGRIVDAVITFPFLVLVIAVVAVLGPGLINMYIAISVVYWVYYAR
                     LMRAEVIAQMGNDYAAAGVVMGYSDRRIIFRHLLPNAITPVIVYWMTDMALVILLGSSL
                     GYLGLGAQPPQAEWGVLIAEGRNFISTAWWLSLMPGLAIVLTGLGFSLLGDGLADLLRP
                     RG"
     gene            16145..16996
                     /locus_tag="D5_02885"
                     /gene="ddpC_1"
     CDS             17000..17992
                     /gene="oppD"
                     /locus_tag="D5_02884"
                     /inference="ab initio prediction:Prodigal:002006"
                     /inference="similar to AA sequence:UniProtKB:P24136"
                     /codon_start=1
                     /transl_table=11
                     /product="Oligopeptide transport ATP-binding protein OppD"
                     /db_xref="COG:COG0444"
                     /translation="MTERTPILEVQGLNTTFHRNGRELPALRDVSFSVARGEVLGLVGE
                     SGSGKSVTLRSIIGLARRYGDVSGQVRWQGRDLVPLPDRALRQVQGREIAMIFQEPMTS
                     LNPLLTVGLQLEETLRTHTDLSGKARRDRAVEMLDLVGIPSAAQRLRDYPHQFSGGMRQ
                     RVMIAIALAANPRLLLADEPTTALDVTIQAQILDLILRLADEMEMGVVLVTHDLGVVAQ
                     TCDNVAVMYAGRIVEQGPVRDVLREPRHPYTVGLMRSVPENLPPRTPLYSVPGVPPSLD
                     ALPQGCAFAPRCEACIQPCQQDRPVLSVIADSRQVACFNPVTKAEGNAA"
     gene            17000..17992
                     /locus_tag="D5_02884"
                     /gene="oppD"
     CDS             17989..18984
                     /gene="oppF_1"
                     /locus_tag="D5_02883"
                     /inference="ab initio prediction:Prodigal:002006"
                     /inference="similar to AA sequence:UniProtKB:P24137"
                     /codon_start=1
                     /transl_table=11
                     /product="Oligopeptide transport ATP-binding protein OppF"
                     /db_xref="COG:COG4608"
                     /translation="MNNAVIEIRDLHQRFALGRSLSDLATGRPGRVVRALNGVSLDLIR
                     GETLGVVGESGCGKSTLARCIVRLHSPSDGTIRFEGQDIFEDAGGDRSYNRRVQMMFQD
                     PYSSLNPRMTTGQILSEALAVHDMRTKEDIPARVAELLDLVRLPQDAQHKLPHEFSGGQ
                     RQRIAIARALAVEPEVLIADELVSALDVSVQAQVVNLLLDLQQKLGLTILFVAHDLRLV
                     RHVSNRVAVIYLGRIVEIGDSETLFSAPAHPYSQALLSAAPSLNPDDRGKAIPLEGELP
                     SPLNMPSGCPFHVRCRHASEICRTDTPALMPFENRGRVACHHVKEINAHA"
     gene            17989..18984
                     /locus_tag="D5_02883"
                     /gene="oppF_1"
     CDS             18977..20767
                     /locus_tag="D5_02882"
                     /inference="ab initio prediction:Prodigal:002006"
                     /codon_start=1
                     /transl_table=11
                     /product="hypothetical protein"
                     /translation="MPDRARIVSALRDEMRTRGLNAFVLPRYDAHQAEYVAPHDERLAY
                     VTGFTGTAGLAIVTGDTVAMFVDGRYVVQAANQCPEPLFSHHHLHDEPPEFWLATVAEQ
                     GWSVGFDAMHLPPVLHDRFTDALNGSRARFVAVEDNPVDAIWPNQPAPPNGIISAFPTQ
                     FTGVGADEKISQLVATLQSGEVDLLVETQPDNIAWLLNVRGSDVAYCPVPQSFLLARSS
                     GQVDWFVETKKFSPEICDHLPDTVTLHPPAAFLPTLSELSGRGACVQYDAEFSPAAVRL
                     ALDRSSAQGRAASSPLTLYKARKNPTEIEGLRACHVEDAIAWTEFCGWLHAEVPARATL
                     NRQVTELEAKDKIQSCRRDRAGYLEESFNTISAAGANAAMCHYATIPEDAATIDPEGTY
                     LLDSGGQYETGTTDATRSFAFGKVRPDGYDRAYTAVFKAFHALATLRFPPGTQGHHIDA
                     ICRRPLWDLGLDYDHGTGHGIGHRLSVHEHPQRIGKPYNPVDLVPGMILSIEPGFYEMG
                     RFGIRIENLFEIVEEDDGFMAFSNLTWIPIQTDMLLADKLSQAEQSWLNAYNAEVLRRI
                     GSQLSPAGRAWAERACAAIA"
     gene            18977..20767
                     /locus_tag="D5_02882"
     CDS             complement(20921..21613)
                     /gene="fixK_2"
                     /locus_tag="D5_02881"
                     /inference="ab initio prediction:Prodigal:002006"
                     /inference="similar to AA sequence:UniProtKB:P26488"
                     /codon_start=1
                     /transl_table=11
                     /product="Nitrogen fixation regulation protein FixK"
                     /db_xref="COG:COG0664"
                     /translation="MAHEAEKAVARQSLLLRSLPEQHVDTLLSQAIWREYDRGETIFLQ
                     EETAQAVHVVLAGWIKLFRMSPSGAEAVVSVFTKGESFGEAVALRNMPYPVSAEAVSRC
                     QVMHIPIPVLISLMKEDPEIGISILAATFTHLHSLVAQLEQLKAQTGAQRVAKFLLGLC
                     DRDSGACEVVLPYDKMLIAGRLGMKPESLSRAFSRLKATGVVIDRNHARISDVTSLLEY
                     AESDPMDK"
     gene            complement(20921..21613)
                     /locus_tag="D5_02881"
                     /gene="fixK_2"
     CDS             21793..23016
                     /gene="hemA_2"
                     /locus_tag="D5_02880"
                     /EC_number="2.3.1.37"
                     /inference="ab initio prediction:Prodigal:002006"
                     /inference="similar to AA sequence:UniProtKB:P18079"
                     /codon_start=1
                     /transl_table=11
                     /product="5-aminolevulinate synthase"
                     /db_xref="COG:COG0156"
                     /translation="MDYERFFSQSLDALRDEGNYRVFIDLQRHRGAFPNARQTDGDIQR
                     DVRIWCSNDYLGMGQHPDVINAMHNALNRCGAGAGGTRNISGTTHDHVLLEAELADLHG
                     KEAALLFTSGYVSNWAALGTLAAKIPGLIVFSDALNHASMIEGIRHSRAQKVIWKHNDL
                     ADLEAKLAAADPDAPKMIAFESVYSMDGDIAPIKEICDLADKYGAMTYLDEVHAVGLYG
                     PRGGGIAEREGLMDRLTVIEGTLGKAFGVVGGYIAASVALCDFVRSFASGFIFTTALPP
                     TIAAGAAASIRHLKQSNAERGLQKARVEQVRARLDAEGIPHLPNPSHIIPVMVGDPVKC
                     KFISDTLLEEFGIYIQPINYPTVPKGTERLRITPSPVHTDADIDHLVGALSALWQRCQI
                     ARRPMAAQ"
     gene            21793..23016
                     /locus_tag="D5_02880"
                     /gene="hemA_2"
     CDS             complement(23069..23356)
                     /locus_tag="D5_02879"
                     /inference="ab initio prediction:Prodigal:002006"
                     /codon_start=1
                     /transl_table=11
                     /product="hypothetical protein"
                     /translation="MAASSSFSKYSRRRLPNPLTKAWLGLLALSLASALLTLLPAAPAT
                     IGGGILLLALLKARLILARYLDLTDSAGWLRGFTMVLTGFSVAVFGLYLV"
     gene            complement(23069..23356)
                     /locus_tag="D5_02879"
     CDS             complement(23362..23910)
                     /gene="ctaE_2"
                     /locus_tag="D5_02878"
                     /EC_number="1.9.3.1"
                     /inference="ab initio prediction:Prodigal:002006"
                     /inference="similar to AA sequence:UniProtKB:Q9AEL8"
                     /codon_start=1
                     /transl_table=11
                     /product="Cytochrome c oxidase subunit 3"
                     /db_xref="COG:COG1845"
                     /translation="MSNATLIDELPGELLMWVLIISELLVFGAGLIAFMGVRLTDPAGF
                     AEAQSHLHRTGAALNTVVLVSSGYLAAQALHWRRDARRNTARLALLGASLLGLVFLVIK
                     GVEYADKAAQGVSYETHPFFLFYYLLTGFHAAHVLAGAFILLLVAWRDDPRNIEAGAQF
                     WHMVDLVWIMLFPVIYLLG"
     gene            complement(23362..23910)
                     /locus_tag="D5_02878"
                     /gene="ctaE_2"
     CDS             complement(23907..25829)
                     /locus_tag="D5_02877"
                     /inference="ab initio prediction:Prodigal:002006"
                     /codon_start=1
                     /transl_table=11
                     /product="hypothetical protein"
                     /translation="MVKIDFEPWEPEETIGKLWHTLASRLDAPEVHVGAAVDLSEVAGR
                     LAVLFRGLGGSPGVELRPVSPEVSRHRLGWRRRLATETELMPRASFDGEVLRLPDRLAV
                     FPAREANGALYVWLAATAAHAATRIDEDDPLRGDLRALVAARHMVEATLENAPGLRPLY
                     AELCKGVLYQRNIPGLPPLEAAVEEVVRNMLGDPKPLSPQAQELLALGDDLAAPRGYQH
                     FRPVPLWPELRAVGFSEHNEVENPDTEGPPEESGEKTHRARRRKSDQASRSDSFILHKF
                     EAILSWAEFLNINRRIDDDDPDNAKKAADDQEEIGLGQISKAPPTKLKLHLDLAPEDVN
                     RERLSGRILYPEWDVRTGQYLPDHVNVLLSDADIREDAAEFGKDPATARRIRAVKRQFE
                     ALRPGRVMTRGHLDGDQLDIEAAVRAATDRLASGESNERVWMQSRPEARDLAVSILLDV
                     SRSTESAVTGRAVIDIEREALAALAWGLNACGDDFAIHAFSSLKRERVYVQRCKRFDEP
                     MGPKVEQRIASLRPGHYTRLGAAIRHCSADLAAQSRKRRLLLVITDGKPNDLDHYEGRH
                     GIEDTCMAVREARRAGHSVFGVTIDKTGKSWFPRMFGQGGFAVIPDPHRLTMALPQIYR
                     QLVGA"
     gene            complement(23907..25829)
                     /locus_tag="D5_02877"
     CDS             complement(25839..26648)
                     /gene="nirQ"
                     /locus_tag="D5_02876"
                     /inference="ab initio prediction:Prodigal:002006"
                     /inference="similar to AA sequence:UniProtKB:Q02441"
                     /codon_start=1
                     /transl_table=11
                     /product="Denitrification regulatory protein NirQ"
                     /db_xref="COG:COG0714"
                     /translation="MDGSMQLGTGAADAPFYLPQDDECDVFAAAYTNNLPVLLKGPTGC
                     GKTRFVAHMAASLGRPLYTVACHDDLAAADLIGRYLLKGGETVWVDGPLTRAVREGAIC
                     YLDEVVEARKDVTVVLHPLTDDRRILPIDRTGEELEAAPGFMLVASYNPGYQNILKTLK
                     PSTRQRFISLEFDFPSPEMEADVVAQESGLPLERCKPLVRLAGKLRGLKGQDLEEGVST
                     RLVVYAATLIAQGMSTDRAILAAMIEPLTDDEDIKRGLLDLVTAVFG"
     gene            complement(25839..26648)
                     /locus_tag="D5_02876"
                     /gene="nirQ"
     CDS             complement(26654..28021)
                     /gene="norB"
                     /locus_tag="D5_02875"
                     /EC_number="1.7.2.5"
                     /inference="ab initio prediction:Prodigal:002006"
                     /inference="similar to AA sequence:UniProtKB:P98008"
                     /codon_start=1
                     /transl_table=11
                     /product="Nitric oxide reductase subunit B"
                     /translation="MKYESQKIAYAYFAVAMGLFAIQVIGGLLAGLIYVSPNFLSELLP
                     FNIVRMLHTNSLIVWLILGFFGAAYFLIPEEAEREIHSPKLAYLQLIILVVGTLGVVVT
                     YVFNLFEGNWLLGKEGREFLEQPKWVKAGIVVAALIFLYNVSMTVLKGKKTAITNILLL
                     GLWGLALLFLFAFYNPGNLSLDKQYWWYVVHLWVEGVWELIMASILAYLMLKLTGVDRE
                     VVEKWLYVIVAAALFSGILGTGHHYYWIGTPAYWQWIGSIFSSLEVIPFFAMMAFAFVM
                     VWKGRRDHPNKAALLWSLGCATLAFFGAGVWGFLHTLHGVNYYTHGTQITAAHGHLAFY
                     GAYVCLNLAIFSYAMPILKNRDPYNQVLNMASFWLMTGGMVFMTFVLTFAGTVQTHMQR
                     VVGDYFMDVQDQIAIFYWMRLGSGLVVVLGALLFIYSIWVPRKEVIEPGAAETPAE"
     gene            complement(26654..28021)
                     /locus_tag="D5_02875"
                     /gene="norB"
     CDS             complement(28038..28487)
                     /gene="norC"
                     /locus_tag="D5_02874"
                     /inference="ab initio prediction:Prodigal:002006"
                     /inference="similar to AA sequence:UniProtKB:Q52527"
                     /codon_start=1
                     /transl_table=11
                     /product="Nitric oxide reductase subunit C"
                     /db_xref="COG:COG2010"
                     /translation="MREVMTKSMARNIFYGGSLFFILIFLALSAHSHLYIVNSENAAKL
                     DESVVRGKHVWEKHACINCHSILGEGAYFAPEVGNVMTRWGVLDDPESAFESLKGWMEA
                     QPTGIPGRRQMPNFNLSDEELRDLTNFLIWTDNIDAQGWPPNEAG"
     gene            complement(28038..28487)
                     /locus_tag="D5_02874"
                     /gene="norC"
     CDS             complement(28587..29765)
                     /locus_tag="D5_02873"
                     /inference="ab initio prediction:Prodigal:002006"
                     /codon_start=1
                     /transl_table=11
                     /product="hypothetical protein"
                     /translation="MPTIITRIFGEGFRVFFLSAGLYGLFAGLVWGLWLAVPYLAPDYG
                     MTPPMWHAHEMIFGYATAALGGFFLTAVPNWTGAPDARARFIALAAGVWLAGRMAMWFS
                     GIVPPLVVAVLDLAFVPILAAKIATLLIRRPKPQNMVFLLLLSLIWVANLLTHLEWAGI
                     SDTLQTGLRAGLLTLCAMIAILGGRITPAFTRNAMKRAGEPEANWPVSVAGLDKAGMIL
                     ALVLPCGVLVLGATGTAGVLGLALGGVQILRMSRWRMIWSARQPILLALHLGLGMLALG
                     LILWGLAALGFGNEVAALHVLGIGCVGGMTLAVMSRAALGHSGRDLIAPGPMVVAYGLM
                     AAAAISRWIAADMESGYLVAMLLSDGLWVSAFVLYLIAMWPALTGPRLGHSN"
     gene            complement(28587..29765)
                     /locus_tag="D5_02873"
     CDS             30001..31677
                     /gene="nirS_2"
                     /locus_tag="D5_02872"
                     /EC_number="1.7.2.1"
                     /inference="ab initio prediction:Prodigal:002006"
                     /inference="similar to AA sequence:UniProtKB:P24040"
                     /codon_start=1
                     /transl_table=11
                     /product="Nitrite reductase"
                     /translation="MSLGISYNKTGRAFGVGLAMLLGSVAAPVFAEEPTLSDEAFESSK
                     QLYFEQCAGCHGVLRKGATGKNLEPHWKKTAADGTVTEGGTLALGQERLEKIIAWGTEG
                     GMNNFSDIMTEQEIKDMATYIMMEAPKPPEMSLEQMKATRKVYVEEADYPTEPLHGRNW
                     ENFFVVIERDVGKVAVIDGDTKEVLTHIPTGYAVHVLKASEHHSTTEPEHPGRFWYTMG
                     RDGKMTKIDLWQKPENMLVSEVKIAYDARDVAVSGDGKYVIGGGYWPPHFAIVDAQTME
                     PVKVVSTRGVNVDGDYVEEARVAAIYTTPNEPTWIVAIKELGQLWQVDYTDLENLRIDK
                     IDSAKFLHDGFFDPTGRYFQIAANASNKMVVVDTETHKLEAMIDTAALPHPGPGANWVD
                     PNCGPVAGTTHLGVGAVTVWGNDPENRPDDAWKVCYEVETDGPGLFIRTHPNSDYIWAD
                     QTKHPEPEIQQSVQVISKETGEIVKTIQITEDEGSAAVHFEFNADGTEVWVSKWNLSDS
                     KEPNGQIVIFDAKTLEEIGRIEGLYAPTGKFNVYNRSNHVT"
     gene            30001..31677
                     /locus_tag="D5_02872"
                     /gene="nirS_2"
     CDS             31802..33589
                     /locus_tag="D5_02871"
                     /inference="ab initio prediction:Prodigal:002006"
                     /codon_start=1
                     /transl_table=11
                     /product="hypothetical protein"
                     /translation="MTSEPDKKPPIWRRYFLWGMPVAGLAAAFAAGIIFWGGFNTAMEA
                     TNTEKFCVSCHEMRDYIYTEYTGTIHDVNRSGVGAVCSDCHVPKDWTHKIIRKIQASKE
                     LYGKMVGTISTPEKFEAKRIHLAMNEWERMKATDSRECRNCHDFESMMPEFQKPRARQQ
                     HLNAMETGQTCIDCHKGIAHSNIRDRATDEYLEELEAPNPAFVRPIPPEYLASLEKIEA
                     LEAAEADAEKAAKQAQQEAVQAQIAAAVDAAVAEERANAAGEASAAPAGGGGSDVASNI
                     DWNAVASADLKLFYPGQASFEWVQNGKTHGGARPLTKGGDQCSTCHAKELDTIGNKIVA
                     GGELEPTPIPGKRGVIDATVQAAHDDENLYIRLQWPDAGHSPAPFVDGGKMDPDNQIKV
                     AMMITGTDIELGDQVGCWASCHADNSYMPFDPGADAIAANGDVTGRLTAQDTVTKYISE
                     SRTEVEVKGRRGKPLGGWDKLQSAEQIEQYLADGTYLDLMRVYADGSATNGYLLDQRVV
                     NDGEIAASAELSGGMWTVVFTRPLNSGAPGDVPLEPGQTYTVGFAIHDDYASARFHHVT
                     LNTSLALDDDSANINVVKQ"
     gene            31802..33589
                     /locus_tag="D5_02871"
     CDS             33642..34049
                     /locus_tag="D5_02870"
                     /inference="ab initio prediction:Prodigal:002006"
                     /codon_start=1
                     /transl_table=11
                     /product="hypothetical protein"
                     /translation="MKTQRLLPALLFLASPVLAADEGTAAICAEAEERYVELFDQPSSA
                     VEDAEVVLMYKYNFCPAELTVKAGTTVRWVNVDKRTSHSVLLKDGSEPESDRLFPEETV
                     DLTFLTPGPQDYLCGPHWETQNMIGMITVDP"
     gene            33642..34049
                     /locus_tag="D5_02870"
     CDS             34251..35012
                     /gene="sumT_2"
                     /locus_tag="D5_02869"
                     /EC_number="2.1.1.107"
                     /inference="ab initio prediction:Prodigal:002006"
                     /inference="similar to AA sequence:UniProtKB:O34744"
                     /codon_start=1
                     /transl_table=11
                     /product="Uroporphyrinogen-III C-methyltransferase"
                     /db_xref="COG:COG0007"
                     /translation="MSGKVFLIGAGPGDPELMTLRALRMLQQADVVVYDRLVSDEILAM
                     HTEGARLIPVGKAPKCHTVPQDRINEILLEEARAGHTVARLKGGDPMIFGRGSEEAAYL
                     MDHGVEVEYAPGITAAQGASCSTGVPLTHRGLATSVQYVTGHRQADKVLDLDWKRLADP
                     DSTLVVYMGVANIGQIAMGLMTENLPGSTPVLAVAKATTRAERRLVSRLDRLAADVRQA
                     ELAAPTLFIIGQVVSLYSERPVAELLEQAHG"
     gene            34251..35012
                     /locus_tag="D5_02869"
                     /gene="sumT_2"
     CDS             35005..35373
                     /locus_tag="D5_02868"
                     /inference="ab initio prediction:Prodigal:002006"
                     /codon_start=1
                     /transl_table=11
                     /product="hypothetical protein"
                     /translation="MARLGRQNTAPARNNPQSGWAGRTVLTMAVLVATSAIAADTLDPN
                     ALKRLVHQDCGSCHGLSLTGGLGPDLRAGTLAHYDAEVLTGVILDGIPDTAMPPWRPLI
                     TEEEAEWIARYLLEPEAQ"
     gene            35005..35373
                     /locus_tag="D5_02868"
     CDS             35370..36515
                     /locus_tag="D5_02867"
                     /inference="ab initio prediction:Prodigal:002006"
                     /codon_start=1
                     /transl_table=11
                     /product="hypothetical protein"
                     /translation="MKQLILGLAATLMMSTAQAEPTATGDLGLVIERAQGSVLLVDQSE
                     RTALARIEGLGDLSHASLVYSPDERFAYVFGRDGGLTKVDIVTRQIANRVVQAGNAIGG
                     AISDDGTLVAVSNYEPGGVRVFDADTLEMVADIPTGSKTIGLVDAPGRRFVFTMWDTGE
                     TWIADFSSGTPEITKIPDMGENPYDALITSNGRTYITGLFGEDGLTALDLWADTPQPIR
                     VLPDYGRGQEEMPVYKMPHLEGWALTGREFVLPAVGHHEVLWINADTLTETGRTQTHGQ
                     PVFAMARPDGRQVWVNFAHPLNDTIQVIDSVSKDIIHEFKPGPAVLHMEFTPRGHEVWI
                     SVRDANKVMIYDTQTFEKLREIEADSPSGIFFTARAHRTGL"
     gene            35370..36515
                     /locus_tag="D5_02867"
     CDS             36519..37508
                     /locus_tag="D5_02866"
                     /inference="ab initio prediction:Prodigal:002006"
                     /codon_start=1
                     /transl_table=11
                     /product="hypothetical protein"
                     /translation="MCHITDPIDRHLLDDFQRNFPVTERPFQVVADTLKLSEADVIDRL
                     ARMRAAGRITRVGATIAPGAVSASTLAAVAAPEHRIEKIAALIDAEPGVNHNYQREDDW
                     NLWFVATGPDRAHVDNTLARIRKKTGLRVLDLRLVRPFNVDLGFRMSGGARRVPSARRI
                     DRSAMQDGDRDLLQSLSSGLSLVGDPYAALARSLGREPEDVMTRIRCLHEAGIISRLGV
                     IVRHRALGWSANAMVVWDLPADQIDTAGPALAAHPGITLCYERNPVEGVWPYRLYSMIH
                     ARSRSEAYEVLAGATELQELTGARHKVLFSTRCFKQTGALIQPKESAA"
     gene            36519..37508
                     /locus_tag="D5_02866"
     CDS             37505..37954
                     /locus_tag="D5_02865"
                     /inference="ab initio prediction:Prodigal:002006"
                     /codon_start=1
                     /transl_table=11
                     /product="hypothetical protein"
                     /translation="MTLDAIDRRILNRMQDDLPLVPNPYAAVADALSISESDLLNRLSR
                     MKKERVITRFGPFFDAAAMGGAFCLCAMAVEPENFEAVLTKVNAHPEVAHNYERTHRLN
                     MWFVLATETPEGIATAAEAIERETGIAVLQFPKLQEFFIGFRVAA"
     gene            37505..37954
                     /locus_tag="D5_02865"
     CDS             37951..38445
                     /locus_tag="D5_02864"
                     /inference="ab initio prediction:Prodigal:002006"
                     /codon_start=1
                     /transl_table=11
                     /product="hypothetical protein"
                     /translation="MIDAKDREIIEALQGGLPLVPAPYASVAETLGMDEDALLSRLAGL
                     KSRGVIRRIAAAPNHYKLGMTSNGMTVWDVDDNRVAELGAEIGALPYVTHCYERPRALP
                     DWPYNLFAMVHGSDRTEVEEKRAEITAILGDACRAKDILYSTRILKKTGLRLKSKEQLK
                     G"
     gene            37951..38445
                     /locus_tag="D5_02864"
     CDS             38449..39663
                     /gene="pqqE"
                     /locus_tag="D5_02863"
                     /EC_number="1.21.98.4"
                     /inference="ab initio prediction:Prodigal:002006"
                     /inference="protein motif:HAMAP:MF_00660"
                     /codon_start=1
                     /transl_table=11
                     /product="PqqA peptide cyclase"
                     /translation="MFRLTEYMHQLVKPTPVRKRRPGPVKPVVIWNLTRRCNLKCRHCY
                     TVSADVAFPGELSHEQAMVTLEDLGQFRVPALILSGGEPLDRFDFFDIAKRARDLVPML
                     ALSTNGTRIYDETADMIADVGFSYVGISLDGIGATNDWFRGVKGAFADALRGVRECKKR
                     GIKVGLRFCLTEGTQHHLPDLLKLCDDEGVDKFYLSHLVYAGRGDKNRGEDAEHLRTRK
                     GLDLLLERAWEAASGGRPLDIVTGNNDADAGYFLNWVRSRFDAEKEAQVREHLAAWGGN
                     SSGLGVANIDNLGRVHPDTYWSDYTVGNVKTKSFSELWTSDDPMLAMLRTRPRPLKGRC
                     GACQLKDVCGGNTRIRALQLTGDPWAEDPACYLSNQEIGVDDAGERLQVTPFRGKRHDP
                     AHQFF"
     gene            38449..39663
                     /locus_tag="D5_02863"
                     /gene="pqqE"
     CDS             39740..41263
                     /gene="nirS_1"
                     /locus_tag="D5_02862"
                     /EC_number="1.7.2.1"
                     /inference="ab initio prediction:Prodigal:002006"
                     /inference="similar to AA sequence:UniProtKB:P24474"
                     /codon_start=1
                     /transl_table=11
                     /product="Nitrite reductase"
                     /db_xref="COG:COG2010"
                     /translation="MKIGVLCSILSVGAAWADAPSDYAEHCASCHGESRLGGVGPALIP
                     ETLKRMRGPRVAAVIAEGRAATQMPGFSHELDALQIEELAGWLKSPLETDPEWGEAEIM
                     ASRALDEDYTSVDAPVWDSDPMNITLVVETGDHHVSVLDGDTFEVLDRFETPFAVHGGP
                     KFSPDGRYVFIMSRDGWVQKYDIWALKQVGRVRAGLNSRNIAMSGDGKWVAVANYLPNT
                     LTLLSTEDLSVAKVIEIKGKKGKGSRVSAVYQAPPRESFVLALKDVPEIWEVFYGANPP
                     QSGLGHDFRIEGQFKNPDPFPVRKITTPDYLDDFFFDQSYEYVMGASRDGKGGQVIDLV
                     IGQKVADLDLPGMPHLGSGITWQHGDTTVMATPHLTDGTVSVIDMQTWETVKRIKTEGP
                     GFFMRSHENSPYVWADVFFGPNKDAMHVIDKQSLEIIKTLRPAPGETVAHVEFTKDGSH
                     ALVSIWEDDGAVIVYDAQTLEEVRRLPMRKPSGKYNVWNKITFSEGTSH"
     gene            39740..41263
                     /locus_tag="D5_02862"
                     /gene="nirS_1"
     CDS             41220..41483
                     /locus_tag="D5_02861"
                     /inference="ab initio prediction:Prodigal:002006"
                     /codon_start=1
                     /transl_table=11
                     /product="hypothetical protein"
                     /translation="MSGTRSPSRKAPATEGRWSVWKLAILLYPATALTVAINLFLLGLI
                     LHSAGFGAIEPVPAILWSIPLGIPATWLAGRWLRGLMDEADE"
     gene            41220..41483
                     /locus_tag="D5_02861"
     CDS             41573..42037
                     /locus_tag="D5_02860"
                     /inference="ab initio prediction:Prodigal:002006"
                     /codon_start=1
                     /transl_table=11
                     /product="hypothetical protein"
                     /translation="MPTFRPPHNLFDRVSRAVCGLVGIFLLLLQMLGPALASSGDSMWI
                     EICSEAGAVWVEVDLEEDTDDPTAPCPKCADCALCAVTTAAPLPDLPLVAQAGDVWFVH
                     VANQSLCDLHSPKWLWPETRGPPYLTKEESERALRASMASTQVIGGAPWS"
     gene            41573..42037
                     /locus_tag="D5_02860"
     CDS             42028..44205
                     /locus_tag="D5_02859"
                     /inference="ab initio prediction:Prodigal:002006"
                     /codon_start=1
                     /transl_table=11
                     /product="hypothetical protein"
                     /translation="MVVSRAIHFLLAFTLSCLMAISAHADSLASFLPEIAPADLVPEAD
                     AFGPVRDDIPVAPVLKGGETVAWAFLTSDFVGTTGYSGKPIHVVAAIDSDAVLTGVKLV
                     KHSEPIVLIGIPNSRMVELTEGYAGLDLKREAETGGEGHDLDIISGATVTIMVIDDSLV
                     RGGIKVARALGLGGLSPVKADGPKREVDMAQDAVFDWTTLSGDGSVRRMTLDIGQVNAA
                     FEATGDQRAIRRPEPGEPDDTFIDMHVALVSVPSIGKSLLGEAEYQNLINWLDEGEQAI
                     LVLGRGAYSFKGSGYVRGGIFDRIQLIQGDRSVRFFDRQQRRLGEVAAPDAPSFTELDI
                     FKIPADAEFDPAAPFRLQLLVQRAVGAVEKTFLTFDLGYKLPEQYLLPVAAPVVVDDAT
                     GEAAAKAALWKRIWKDRTVEIGVLIVMLLVLTATFFFQFHATMNARVFYWFRIGYLTMT
                     LFFIGWYANAQLSVVNLMALAGSLRTGFSWDAFLLDPLVFIQWFAVAAALLFWGRGAYC
                     GWLCPFGALQELTNKIARALKVPQWTLPWGLNERLWPAKYMIFLVLFGISFVSIPLAEK
                     YAEVEPFKTAIILKFMRDWPFVVFALALLGIGLFIERFYCRYLCPLGGALAIPARIRMF
                     DWLRRYPDCGSPCQTCANECPVQAIHPTGEINPNECVTCLHCQVLYQSETKCPVVIRQL
                     KRRAKTGSVNLKTPLGQPPANHPNAKPQSVS"
     gene            42028..44205
                     /locus_tag="D5_02859"
     CDS             44222..46129
                     /gene="nosZ"
                     /locus_tag="D5_02858"
                     /EC_number="1.7.2.4"
                     /inference="ab initio prediction:Prodigal:002006"
                     /inference="similar to AA sequence:UniProtKB:P94127"
                     /codon_start=1
                     /transl_table=11
                     /product="Nitrous-oxide reductase"
                     /translation="MSDNENKLNITRRGMLGATATGAVIAGTGLGSTLMTAKQASAAAN
                     AALEPGELDEYYGFWSSGQTGELRIMGVPSMRELMRVPVFNRCSATGWGQTNESLKILT
                     EGLLPETKEFLAANGKVTYDNGDLHHPHMSFTDGTYDGRYLFMNDKANTRVARVRCDVM
                     KCDKIIEIPNAHDIHGLRPQKYPRTGYVFANGEHEAPLVNDGQILDDPSQYVNIFTAID
                     GDTMEIAWQVMVSGNLDNTDCDYQGKYAFSTSYNSEMGMNLAEMTENELDHVVVFNLKG
                     IEEAVAAGNYQELNGVKVVDGRKEAGGNLTRYIPIPNSPHGVNAAPDKKHIMINGKLSP
                     TVSVIDVEKVDALFADNADPRSAIVAEPQLGLGPLHTAFDGKGNAYTTLFLDSQVVKWD
                     IAKAIEAYAGADVDPIVDKVDVHYQPGHNSTSMGETAEADGKWLISMNKFSKDRFLNVG
                     PLKPENEQLIDISGDKMKVVHDGPTFAEPHDSIIVHRSKVNPVNVWDRNDPMWEDARQQ
                     AAADGVDLEEGAEEPIRDGNKVRVYMTSTAPVFSMEKFTVKQGDEVTIYVTNLDDVDDV
                     THGLCLSNFGVAMEIAPQATASVTFIADRPGVHWYYCQWFCHALHMEMRGRMFVEPRSA
                     "
     gene            44222..46129
                     /locus_tag="D5_02858"
                     /gene="nosZ"
     CDS             46132..47388
                     /gene="nosD"
                     /locus_tag="D5_02857"
                     /inference="ab initio prediction:Prodigal:002006"
                     /inference="similar to AA sequence:UniProtKB:P19843"
                     /codon_start=1
                     /transl_table=11
                     /product="putative ABC transporter binding protein NosD"
                     /translation="MRWSLLIPLLLGSPLWAADWDVPNRAGAINETLAQAADGDTLRLS
                     PGVYFETLVLDRPVTLDGQGQATIDGQGDGSVITVTGPGVTVRGLTVVGSGSDHDGIDS
                     GIQLTKTANAPVVEDNVLLGNLYGVDIHGAKHSIVRGNRIEGRLDQRMNDRGNGVYVWN
                     APGARVEDNDIRYGRDGIFVNSSKKNTFTGNLFRDLRFAVHYMYADNSVVSDNVSIGND
                     LGYAVMFTTNVTVANNVSIGDREHGVMLNYANKSTITGNVVKGAKEKCTFLYNSNKNEF
                     TDNWFQGCGIGIHFTAGSERNRIVGNAFVGNRTQVKYVSTKWVEWSEEGRGNYWSDFAA
                     YDVDGNGIADAPYRPNDSMDHVLWTQPAAKMLLGSPAVQLVRWSQSAFPALLPGGVMDS
                     NPLMQAPEPPAMKKVPHDG"
     gene            46132..47388
                     /locus_tag="D5_02857"
                     /gene="nosD"
     CDS             47378..48271
                     /gene="nosF"
                     /locus_tag="D5_02856"
                     /inference="ab initio prediction:Prodigal:002006"
                     /inference="similar to AA sequence:UniProtKB:P19844"
                     /codon_start=1
                     /transl_table=11
                     /product="putative ABC transporter ATP-binding protein
                     NosF"
                     /db_xref="COG:COG1131"
                     /translation="MTDKALSIDHVLKDRGKTRVLDDINLSLATGQRVALLGHNGAGKS
                     TLIKSILGLTPIHGGAIRIGDATPGSAQARRETAYLPEAVSFHPALTGREQLTLFAKLS
                     GAKADVPGLLERVGLSDALDRRIGTYSKGMRQRLGLAQVLLGRPKVALLDEPTSGLDPI
                     SRQDLYAIIDELAAQGTAVLIASHALTEVEARTDRIAIMRKGRMVADDTLTNLSALAGL
                     PIRLRVRASANPEALAAELGGNRINGASVELLCTPDDKMEALRRIAGLGDAVADVEMTP
                     PKLEDLYRHYAQEERL"
     gene            47378..48271
                     /locus_tag="D5_02856"
                     /gene="nosF"
     CDS             48268..49089
                     /gene="nosY"
                     /locus_tag="D5_02855"
                     /inference="ab initio prediction:Prodigal:002006"
                     /inference="similar to AA sequence:UniProtKB:P19845"
                     /codon_start=1
                     /transl_table=11
                     /product="putative ABC transporter permease protein NosY"
                     /db_xref="COG:COG1277"
                     /translation="MTRFLAITRTEMLILRRNRWLLVATLIMVLFALALTFAGSAPTGT
                     LGVDMLTVSVASMTTLSVYLAPLLALMISFDAIAGDVDRGSLSLLLSYPAGRGEILLGK
                     FTAHLAALAFAMTVGFGTAGAVAAFFGGAGPESLMALARLILTSILLGAVFLALGYLLS
                     ALAKGSTAAAGLSAGLWLVFVVLYDLGLLGAVVMDKGGTFTQSVFPWVMVANPADAFRL
                     WNIAATEGVAMASGMTGAAQALPVWAAPASLLLWPLIGFALARAAFRRVEP"
     gene            48268..49089
                     /locus_tag="D5_02855"
                     /gene="nosY"
     CDS             49086..49601
                     /gene="nosL"
                     /locus_tag="D5_02854"
                     /inference="ab initio prediction:Prodigal:002006"
                     /inference="similar to AA sequence:UniProtKB:O68481"
                     /codon_start=1
                     /transl_table=11
                     /product="Copper-binding lipoprotein NosL"
                     /translation="MKRLCLIALIALAACKEEVAVVPEPVDLTPDALSFFCQMNIAEHG
                     GPKGQIHLNGYPAPLFFAQVRDMVAYLKSPERDAKITAVYVSDMGIATNWRQPGISNWI
                     AADGATFVVGANVAGGMGAREVVPFGDPADADDFINRYGGTALPLSDIPADEVLGPVDL
                     DLNLETPV"
     gene            49086..49601
                     /locus_tag="D5_02854"
                     /gene="nosL"
     CDS             49598..50500
                     /gene="apbE_1"
                     /locus_tag="D5_02853"
                     /EC_number="2.7.1.180"
                     /inference="ab initio prediction:Prodigal:002006"
                     /inference="similar to AA sequence:UniProtKB:A5F5Y3"
                     /codon_start=1
                     /transl_table=11
                     /product="FAD:protein FMN transferase"
                     /db_xref="COG:COG1477"
                     /translation="MTVLSRRRFLSISAACMALPAGAKAAPVAHWRGTALGARASLQLS
                     GLTDDEARPVISAIEAELHRLENIFSLYRPDSELSRLNRDGMLTAPAPELLNVLSLCSA
                     LHDASDGAFDPSVQPLWLALASGADESVISSARQLVGWHQVTVTADHILLPQPGVSALT
                     LNGIAQGAITDRIADLLRSMGLGNVLVDMGEIAAIGANADGRHWRVGLAGPDGAVLKRI
                     GISDRAVATSAPGGSMLMRGQGHILSPDDSKPLHQAVSVSAPRAAIADGLSTALCLIPK
                     TRVDTVLDRFPGSRIEMMI"
     gene            49598..50500
                     /locus_tag="D5_02853"
                     /gene="apbE_1"
     CDS             50754..51269
                     /gene="napF_2"
                     /locus_tag="D5_02852"
                     /inference="ab initio prediction:Prodigal:002006"
                     /inference="similar to AA sequence:UniProtKB:P0AAL0"
                     /codon_start=1
                     /transl_table=11
                     /product="Ferredoxin-type protein NapF"
                     /db_xref="COG:COG1145"
                     /translation="MSQPTSRRAFLSGRMLRENPGAIRPPGAVESRFLDLCTACGDCLD
                     ACPEDVITLSAGGYPTLRMTDGACTFCGDCVEACQTGALIADRMADWPWRASIVASACL
                     SLNGISCRICQDSCDEGSIRFKLMPGGKAEPVLNTETCTGCGGCATSCPADAVRFERPA
                     TLHPETLQ"
     gene            50754..51269
                     /locus_tag="D5_02852"
                     /gene="napF_2"
     CDS             51266..51559
                     /gene="napD"
                     /locus_tag="D5_02851"
                     /inference="ab initio prediction:Prodigal:002006"
                     /inference="protein motif:HAMAP:MF_02200"
                     /codon_start=1
                     /transl_table=11
                     /product="Chaperone NapD"
                     /translation="MNICGCLVHVAPDSTGTARQVMEDTPGVEVHAATDDGRFVVVVED
                     TPARMASEIIMDLHQIPGVISLTLTYHHFEDLAESYPRPDAPSQPTSRRPMQ"
     gene            51266..51559
                     /locus_tag="D5_02851"
                     /gene="napD"
     CDS             51556..54048
                     /gene="napA_3"
                     /locus_tag="D5_02850"
                     /EC_number="1.9.6.1"
                     /inference="ab initio prediction:Prodigal:002006"
                     /inference="similar to AA sequence:UniProtKB:P33937"
                     /codon_start=1
                     /transl_table=11
                     /product="Periplasmic nitrate reductase"
                     /db_xref="COG:COG0243"
                     /translation="MTISESRRTFLKASAAAATASAAGIPMAAGQANAQVATPDIRWDK
                     AACRFCGTGCSVLIGTKDGRVVATQGDPDAPVNRGLNCIKGYFLSKIMYGNDRLTTPLL
                     RKSNGEYDKNGEFEPVSWDEAFDVMAAKWKEALAKKGPTSVGMFGSGQWTVWEGYAAAK
                     LMKAGFRSNNIDPNARHCMASAVVGFMRTFGIDEPMGCYDDLEHADTFVLWGSNMAEMH
                     PILWSRLTDTRLTKPGCEVHVLSTFEHRSFELADNGMVFNPQTDLVILNYIANYIIQNG
                     AVNEEFVKNHVNITKTATDIGYGLRDNHPLQQEAANPNVGKMEPISFEEYAEAVSEYTL
                     EYTEELSGVPAEKLEKLAQQYADPNRKVMSLWTMGFNQHTRGSWVNSLMYNVHLLVGKI
                     SEPGNSPFSLTGQPSACGTAREVGTFAHRLPADMVVTNDKHREICETAWNVPAGTIPPK
                     PGFHAVLQNRKLKDGDLNAYWVQCNNNMQAAPNINEEGYPGYRNPENFITVSDPYPTVT
                     ALSADLILPTAMWVEKEGAYGNAERRTQFWRQQVKAPGEAKSDLWQLMEFAKRFTVEEV
                     WGEELLAAMPEHRGKTMYDVLYANGKIDQYPLSETAEGFDNDDAEHFGYYVQKGLFEEY
                     ADFGRGHAHDLAPFEMYHQARGMRWPVVDGKETLYRFREGYDPYVPEGAGVKFYGKPDG
                     KASIIFAPYEPAPEEPDAEYDLWLCTGRVLEHWHSGSMTRRVPELHRAYPAAVVYMHPQ
                     DAKDRGLRRGQEIVLSTRRGEVTSRVETRGRNKVPRGLVFMPWFDEGQLTNKLTLDATC
                     PLSKETDFKKCACKVERA"
     gene            51556..54048
                     /locus_tag="D5_02850"
                     /gene="napA_3"
     CDS             54076..54894
                     /gene="napG"
                     /locus_tag="D5_02849"
                     /inference="ab initio prediction:Prodigal:002006"
                     /inference="similar to AA sequence:UniProtKB:P0AAL3"
                     /codon_start=1
                     /transl_table=11
                     /product="Ferredoxin-type protein NapG"
                     /db_xref="COG:COG1145"
                     /translation="MSLAGTPLSPQRRRFLQGTARAAGGCVVAGSLLAWLARDARSLPA
                     EALRPPGALPEEDFLSACIRCGLCVRDCPYDTLKLAELGSDSGATGTPFFTARDVPCEM
                     CDDIPCVAACPTGALDPSLDNIDDAKMGVAVLVDQENCLNYLGLRCDVCYRVCPVIDEA
                     ITLEPSHNTRSGSHAIFAPTVHADRCTGCGVCEKSCVLPEAAIKVLPARLARGSAADHY
                     RKGWEEKAAKGAPLVEGIIDLPDRLPGPGTDNLVTPGGFAPEYNLPGVGQ"
     gene            54076..54894
                     /locus_tag="D5_02849"
                     /gene="napG"
     CDS             54891..55808
                     /gene="napH"
                     /locus_tag="D5_02848"
                     /inference="ab initio prediction:Prodigal:002006"
                     /inference="similar to AA sequence:UniProtKB:P33934"
                     /codon_start=1
                     /transl_table=11
                     /product="Ferredoxin-type protein NapH"
                     /db_xref="COG:COG0348"
                     /translation="MSASTQIPVGQEAIEAKGWIGAHRFLLLRRASQVFFLVLFLLGPW
                     FGIWIVQGNLAGSLTLGVLPLTDPLILLQSMVAGHWPELTALIGGLIVLVTYALIGGRV
                     YCSWVCPINPVTDAASWLHRRLDLPKGWQPKRSTRLWVLATVLIVSGLTGVIAWEIVNP
                     ITMLHRGLIFGMGFVWAMIAAIFVFDLLVARHGWCGHICPVGSFYGLIGTKSLLRVSAS
                     NRAACDDCMDCYAVCPENQVISPALKGKPGSSPLILSPDCTNCGRCIDVCAVDVFKFTH
                     RFDEALVAPADPAAAPKPRAARPI"
     gene            54891..55808
                     /locus_tag="D5_02848"
                     /gene="napH"
     CDS             55821..56258
                     /gene="napB"
                     /locus_tag="D5_02847"
                     /inference="ab initio prediction:Prodigal:002006"
                     /inference="similar to AA sequence:UniProtKB:P0ABL3"
                     /codon_start=1
                     /transl_table=11
                     /product="Periplasmic nitrate reductase, electron transfer
                     subunit"
                     /db_xref="COG:COG3043"
                     /translation="MNRPILTGGIALIPVLLLSGFALAQSAQVNSLRGAEVDEPVVLDQ
                     VHRNVEGRMQRNYRQQPPLIPHSIEQYQIDLRTNQCLSCHDWTKAGERNAPTLSMTHYL
                     DREGRELDRIAGTRYFCNQCHVPQADTPALVDNEFEPSSGN"
     gene            55821..56258
                     /locus_tag="D5_02847"
                     /gene="napB"
     CDS             56288..56986
                     /gene="napC"
                     /locus_tag="D5_02846"
                     /inference="ab initio prediction:Prodigal:002006"
                     /inference="similar to AA sequence:UniProtKB:P0ABL5"
                     /codon_start=1
                     /transl_table=11
                     /product="Cytochrome c-type protein NapC"
                     /db_xref="COG:COG3005"
                     /translation="MADSPENRGWIGRLWNAIWTPAVMFSSGFLILAGFLAGILFWGGF
                     HWTLELTNTEEFCTSCHTMETNLGEYRETIHYNNHSGVRAICSDCHVPHEWNHKIKAKI
                     MAVKDVYHELAGTISTPEKYEDHRLSMASAVWKKMKESDSRECRNCHNFEYMDFTLQET
                     RAASEHQRAIDTGMTCIDCHQGIAHSLPPNYLETYQDITAELEEAPQNLQQHASAGSDE
                     IRSFLAKRAD"
     gene            56288..56986
                     /locus_tag="D5_02846"
                     /gene="napC"
     CDS             57001..57258
                     /locus_tag="D5_02845"
                     /inference="ab initio prediction:Prodigal:002006"
                     /codon_start=1
                     /transl_table=11
                     /product="hypothetical protein"
                     /translation="MLELLGTIGGNILSLPGILGLALGMMTRKLWLGAVMGGVVGVLET
                     LVFAKWQFAHVEVLELMIAIAVGVCAGAVGSAIRIKGATA"
     gene            57001..57258
                     /locus_tag="D5_02845"
     CDS             complement(57401..58576)
                     /locus_tag="D5_02844"
                     /inference="ab initio prediction:Prodigal:002006"
                     /codon_start=1
                     /transl_table=11
                     /product="hypothetical protein"
                     /translation="MSLTEDLKQILETALPTDPSFRRVEKAVIDNCVNDCRRYALEGSI
                     EAFLLSAMRLLALPDNGHTRLIPNDAISVLPLRFVSVGRSVQVIGAVPGVTAPRGELIA
                     VNGAALSQIQATAQKFLAGTCQRKRVIGPILLAWPYALARLGFSSNGSTTEYRVKDENG
                     QITNLKVANGNTVPASTLYPRNEHGKADPAWEPETFVEIKDWQDLGLSITLPSFFDPSE
                     TALPKAISNAADRVGGCSEKALLIDVCGNTGGDFLLTVPLIDAISQSASKQVVVLVDKF
                     TFSAAIVFVAILKHRLGNRLKLIGEEMGDGLVFFAEGGLLDLPTSGAVVRYSSAFHDWK
                     TGTSDETTPPEIARQIVPAGALSLDWEWVDRPTGEDAQGAFYQQILKSVSD"
     gene            complement(57401..58576)
                     /locus_tag="D5_02844"
     CDS             complement(58726..59970)
                     /gene="moeA_2"
                     /locus_tag="D5_02843"
                     /EC_number="2.10.1.1"
                     /inference="ab initio prediction:Prodigal:002006"
                     /inference="similar to AA sequence:UniProtKB:P12281"
                     /codon_start=1
                     /transl_table=11
                     /product="Molybdopterin molybdenumtransferase"
                     /db_xref="COG:COG0303"
                     /translation="MADGCACDRHAHMYVSVADALTRGLAAANPIVETKSVPLTEAIGR
                     VLAEDCLSKTDMPAFDNSAMDGYAIRTRDLGAGPVFDLPVAGRVAAGDSGAHQAPAGSA
                     LRIFTGAPVPNDFDAILMQEDCEVTEDGIRFSSRPTAEQHIRRAGEDLKAGALILRRGC
                     EIGAREVAALASAGFGQVKVYRKLKITIFSTGSELRQPGEDLGPGQIYNSNRYMLRALL
                     DKRWIDLTDIGPVEDDPDLLEQVLRQACDTSDLIVTTGGVSVGDEDHMPRLFAEIGGQT
                     DVMKVAMKPGKPIMFGRHGDALYIGLPGNPVSAYVTWQIIGSPMMARRAGLNPSPLVAE
                     QAVLAEPLRRHPGRQEFRPVQIRGTAPDGRPRLHLMAPSYSGRVALLAQADGLAVIPAD
                     VETLPDGYALELIRF"
     gene            complement(58726..59970)
                     /locus_tag="D5_02843"
                     /gene="moeA_2"
     CDS             complement(60210..61226)
                     /gene="doeB"
                     /locus_tag="D5_02842"
                     /EC_number="3.5.1.125"
                     /inference="ab initio prediction:Prodigal:002006"
                     /inference="similar to AA sequence:UniProtKB:E1V7W0"
                     /codon_start=1
                     /transl_table=11
                     /product="N-alpha-acetyl-L-2,4-diaminobutyric acid
                     deacetylase"
                     /db_xref="COG:COG3608"
                     /translation="MVQNCPVRCSLDLVSPGKRTGFIDVTLSNNALAFSTIRVPIGVLC
                     GAAGPTVLLTAGNHGDEYEGQLVLHRMLRELEPEQLNGRIIALPALNAPAVRARTRVSP
                     LDQGNMNRAFPGTHAPGPTAAIARFVSQELIPQSDIILDFHSGGTATRYIDCAFVCLGN
                     DAALNADNIDLARQFGADFTMVSRMSDEGADFDSEAYRQGKKFLSCELGGMGTMTTRSF
                     QIGWSGCCRVLSNLGLFAVDEVMTEPAEAAMTRFVDVGADCSHVTSNFEGLIDLHVQLG
                     DEVGKGQVVATLYDIHNIGHPPASLTTQQDGVVCVTRRNPLVSPGDHLLMICGDYAI"
     gene            complement(60210..61226)
                     /locus_tag="D5_02842"
                     /gene="doeB"
     CDS             61240..61491
                     /locus_tag="D5_02841"
                     /inference="ab initio prediction:Prodigal:002006"
                     /codon_start=1
                     /transl_table=11
                     /product="hypothetical protein"
                     /translation="MNVTFVSGFKFDHCAYALIFMVEIKAFVDLILHWSISDHRIAFLA
                     NQQFGARAPEQKLPGVPLFAKSDLWPARTAGLVSTYVA"
     gene            61240..61491
                     /locus_tag="D5_02841"
ORIGIN
        1 gtcgatccag tgccgaatgt tccggcgcaa tccggtctcg ttcaggctga ggtcttcatt
       61 gaacgggttc aacgcggctg cccagatccc ccgcatggtt tcgcgcgaat aggctttggc
      121 gtcgtgtttg gcatatttca tgggcagaaa ttccgaaggt cagatgtcag atcgcgagcg
      181 tgcaaacact ctggttccgt caaacgcaca aagccaagcg cattgggcgg atgtggatat
      241 ccaatatttc gataacagag agcctgcagt ttcggatagg ttaaggctgc atctggaggc
      301 tctatgaaaa tcggcattat cggcgaaggc gctatcgggc gttacgtggc acagcacttg
      361 cttgaaaaag gcgaagggcc tgatgccata ttggtttcac ccggacggcg acttgacgga
      421 aaggaggccg gtccatcccg tgttacctgc gtctcagacc tgcccggcgg gatcgatctg
      481 atggtcgatt gcgcgggcca tgcgggcctg aaagcacacg gagccgccat tctggaacgg
      541 ggcatcgacc tggtaacact gtcagtcggc gcattggctg accctgatct tgaacaggcg
      601 ctggcactgg cggcgcgtaa cggtcattcg catttgcgcc ttgccagcgg ggcaatcggc
      661 gcactggatt gtctgtccgc cgcaagggta ggggggctga ccgaggtcat ctatcgcggc
      721 agcaagcccc cggcgggatg gcgcggttca gctgcagaag aacaattgaa gctggacgac
      781 ctaaaatcag cggcagtaca tttttgcgga actgcccggc aagcagccgt ggcctatcca
      841 aagaacgcca acgtggcagc ggccatagcg ttggcggggc tgggatttga cgagacaagg
      901 gttgaactga tcgccgatcc ggctgttaat gccaatatcc acgaaatcga ggcgcgcggc
      961 agttttggca ccttcacatt caggatcgaa ggaaaggcgc tgccggacaa cccgcgcagt
     1021 tcggctctgg ctgccatgag cgcgattgcc gccatcgaaa gacagcccgc agcgatcagt
     1081 atctgagggg ccttcatggt cgcacatcat acccgcatcg ttgagcgcgc gctgacgcgg
     1141 ttgaagctgc gccagttgcg tctgctggtt gcggtcggcc agcagggcag catccagaac
     1201 gcggcgcgcg atctgggcat ttcgcagcct gccgccacca agatgattca ggacctggaa
     1261 ctggatttcg aggtcaagct ttttgagcgg accaatcgcg gcgttgtgcc cacggtgttt
     1321 ggtgaagcgc tgatccgcca tggtaagctg atcttcgcgc aggtctcaaa tgccgctcag
     1381 gaattggatg atctgaacga aggcaatagc ggtcgggttg tggtgggtac cctgctggcg
     1441 gcgtcaccaa ccttgctgcc acgcgctgtc gaacggctgc tgaaagaccg cccgaaagtc
     1501 gcggtcaaaa ttgtcgaggg gacaaacgaa gtgctgatgc ctgcgctttt gtcgggcgag
     1561 atcgacatgg ttgttggtcg tctgcccagt catcgccacc gggcacggat tacgcaggaa
     1621 aagttctttg atgaacgggt actggccgtg acgggaacgc agcatccttt ggtcggcaag
     1681 ccgaacatca ctttcgaaga actcagacgc tttggctgga tacttccgcc ggtcgaaacc
     1741 actctgcgcc gccagaccga ccagtatttc gtgcgacagg atcagtacca gccgggtgtt
     1801 tcaattgaat cagtttccta tcttgcaaac aggtccctgt tgcgatctca cgatttcgtc
     1861 gggctgatgc cggcccatgt cgcctcgttg gatatcgacc gtggcctgct ggcctgcctg
     1921 gactgggctg tcccatttgg tgcgggcccg gttggcgtgt ctcacagagg ggaaagcagt
     1981 ctgtccccgg caagcagcac atttctggat gccctgcgcg cggcagcagg ggacatctga
     2041 accatccctg cagatatcac gcaatcggat atcagtattt cttcaattca gttgaggtga
     2101 tgccagcgga aatgagaccc tgaagctgaa ttgcaacctg cgagggcgcc atgagcactt
     2161 atccggacct gaaactttat atcggcggtg agtggcgcaa ggcagcagac gaccttcccg
     2221 tgttgaaccc tgcgacggaa gaggaaatcg gcaggcttcc caaagcgggc aggtccgatc
     2281 tggatgacgc gctggctgcg gccgaagcgg ggtttcgcgt ttggcgtcgc acggccccac
     2341 gcgaccgtgc ggacatcatg atcaaggctg cggcgctgat gcgcgaccgc caggaggaga
     2401 ttgcccgctc aatcactgcc gagcatggaa agccgctggc acaggcccgg cttgaggtga
     2461 tccgcggctg cgagtttttc gaatgggacg cgggcgaggc catgcgtacc tatggccgcg
     2521 tcatcccctc ggcgcccggt gttcgatatg ttgtgcacca ccaacccatc ggggtggttc
     2581 ttggcctgtc gccctggaat ttcccgatga gccagccggc acgcaagatt gcaggcgcgc
     2641 tggcatcggg gtgttcgatc atcctgaaag cggctgagga aactccggca ggtgccatgc
     2701 atatcgcgcg cgccttccac gacgccggct tgccaccggg tgtcctgaac cttgtctttg
     2761 gtgaacctgc ggagatatca agccatctta tccggcagga tcctgtacgg cttgtcgcct
     2821 ttaccgggtc aacagcggtc gggcgccacc tgacgacgct cgcctcggag aacatgacgc
     2881 gcgtcctgat ggagctgggc gggcatgcgc cagtcatcgt ctgtgaagat acagacgttg
     2941 aaaaagccgc acttagcggc gcggtccgca aattcaggaa tgcagggcag gtctgcacct
     3001 cgccgacccg gttttttgtg cacgaaagca tctacaagcc attcctggac acgttcattg
     3061 aacgggccgc tggcactgtc gtagggaacg gagtggaaga gggtatcgaa atggggccgc
     3121 tggcaaacga ccgccgcgtt cccgcgctga gcgaacttgt ggaagatgcc cgtgatgccg
     3181 gtgcaacgat ctgcaccggg ggcggtcgga tcggagccaa aggctatttc tttgcgccga
     3241 ccgttttgac gaatgtgcct gacgacgccc gcgtgatgca agaagagcca tttggcccgc
     3301 tggccgtgat caatccggtc gcttcactgg acgaagccat agccaaggcg aatgcgacac
     3361 cttttggtct tgccgcttac gggttttcaa acagggccga ctatattgac cggatgaccg
     3421 atgaagtcga agccggaaac ctgtccttca acacgctgga agcatcattg ccggaaacac
     3481 cttttggcgg ggtcaaatcc agtggatacg gccgggaagg cgggaccgag ggtctggaaa
     3541 actatatgat tgttaaaaat atctcgcaca gcacccagat cgtttgatca ttcgcggggc
     3601 aaaatccggc cccgaaatat cgttctgaca gtaaatggtg aaatcgctta aagcactgtc
     3661 attgttataa tttttgacaa attaaagaat tagtagaatg ggccatattt tggcctcaat
     3721 caaacgtcag ttcacatagc cactggcatt gacgccgctc acactcaatc gctgcggcat
     3781 gcagttgctt ttccccctcg tggcaattca gatccgacct cccacttgaa aacggatctt
     3841 gccgcagcga ttgaaagcca gttttttcac atctgatctg gttagggtca tgcctattga
     3901 tgctctgaaa actcctgttc aagccaggtt tcgaacagtt gcttaacagg ctcgtttgcg
     3961 cctgttccgc ttgtctcaac aagaaagtgg gattgattga ttgggaccgc atcgccgaca
     4021 attgcgatgg cctgtccgga ctcgatcgcg gtttgcgcga acctttccag caccattgcg
     4081 taccctccgc ccgccgcaac gacgccgatc gcggcgacgg ttgtatcgac ggagtagggg
     4141 gacaagggtt cagaatacga tatgcccaac gcttcgaaat acttctgccc catgtcctga
     4201 aatcccagaa tctgcacaag cggttgcttg cggagttcgg caaccggaat gctttgcccc
     4261 gatgccgaac ccgccgcgac aggtacgata cgctcggtgg agatttttcg ggttcgcgca
     4321 tcaggccagt caccaacccc cacgcgcaac tcgacatcca cgttttcgcg accagccgaa
     4381 tccgcccaaa tgttcgagac cagccgaatg gatacatcgg gctggctgcg ggtgaatttc
     4441 ggcagcctat gtgccagcca gagcgtcgct gtcgagatcg gagcccgcac ggttagaacc
     4501 tgcgcgcttc cggacccgaa aaggctggcg gtcgataccg taatatcgct tagcgcgcgc
     4561 cgcacggaat aggcgtaggc ctgtccgacc tctgtcaggc tcaggtttct ggccgcgcga
     4621 aagaaaagct tgcaccccaa ctgcgcctct agcgagcgga catgcagact gagcgccgtt
     4681 tgcgttatac ccagttcctt cgctgcggcc gtaaagctca tatgccgcgc tgcgcattca
     4741 aacgatctga gccagacaag atttggggaa ttggacacgt tcagcaccaa agaaaaattg
     4801 tgattattgc tctttttatt cgttttactt tttcgcttca acgtcgctaa atcggtgcgc
     4861 aaacggaaat ttcaccggcc tgatcagacc ggataccctg gggaacgcgc tcatgaaagt
     4921 tggatttatt ggtctgggta atgtcggcgg caagctttcg ggttcgctgc tgcgcaatgg
     4981 tatggacctg acagtccatg atctgaacga agaactggtt gatgccttcg tggcccgtgg
     5041 tgcgaaaaag gcggaaggac cggcgcaact gatgcgggat tgtgatgcgg tcatcacctg
     5101 cctgccgtcg cctgctgcgt cggacgccgt catgcagcag atgttgcctg aagtgaccga
     5161 cggcaaaatc tggatggaga tgtccaccac ggatgaggct gaagtcaaac gcctgggggc
     5221 catggtgatg gagcggggcg gggcggcagt ggattgcccg gtctcaggcg gatgccaccg
     5281 cgcggcgaca ggaaatatct cgatctttgc gggatgtgat cgcgcaacgt tcgagcgtat
     5341 cgcgccgttc ctcaagacca tgggccgccg tattttgcat accggtgagt tggggtcggc
     5401 ttcggtcctg aaagttttga cgaactatct ggccacagcc aatctggtga cctgctgcga
     5461 ggctctggtc acggccaaag ccgcaggtat ggacctgaat accacctatg aagcgatcaa
     5521 gatcagttcc ggcacatcgt ttgttcatga gaccgagagt caggtcatcc tgaacggatc
     5581 acgcgacatc tcgttcacca tggatctggt caaaaaggac gtgagcctgt tccagcaggt
     5641 tgccgaccgc cacaacgtcc cgttggaaat ctcgcccatg ctggttcaga ttttcgagga
     5701 cgggatcgaa cgttttggcg aacgtgagtt gtcgcccaac ataatcaggc gcctggaaga
     5761 ggtcacaggc ctggagatcc ttgcacccgg cttcccgccc gagatggaag acgatgaacc
     5821 cgaagagccc ggctatgagg tgatcccgca gggcaaggcg ctgaaagccg ctgaatgacc
     5881 ttaaggcgtc gggcattgaa ccggctcagg catatcatag ctgaggccgc cagtgccatt
     5941 ctgtccggca aactggtgct gctaaatcgc gagtagggga ttggacatga cgacagcgga
     6001 caccaaccca acggcaaatg ccgcccatcg ccccgagcct ggtccgatga gccgcgagtg
     6061 gcactggcac cctgaattgc cggtgaacca cgcgccatat tggcattggc cgccgaaacc
     6121 tcgtgttctg gctaagtggc tttggcagaa ttacctgcag gtttccgatc gttcgatcta
     6181 tttggcactg tcgtttgtcg tggcgttctg gatgcaaccc gttggccccg aacaaacgca
     6241 attcgcgttc gggtggatgt catgggtttt catccgaaac tgggctctgc tgatcattgt
     6301 cgcaggtggg ctgcatttct ggttctacgg aattgacggg cagggcaagc tgctgaaata
     6361 cgacccaaga ccctacatga agcgcaagaa ttcgctttat aagttcggct atcagacctg
     6421 ggacaatatg tactattcgc tggtctacgg tgccacgatc ctgtcggcgc tcgagtgctt
     6481 tttgcgctgg atgtatgcca atggttacgt cgccacgctt agctttgacg ctcatccggt
     6541 ctggtttgtt ctactgtttc cgatactcgc catatggcag agttttcatt tctacatggt
     6601 gcatcttttt ctgcatcaac cgttcattta cagacatgtt cacgccgttc atcaccgcaa
     6661 cgtaaacacc ggaccctggt cgggcatgtc gatgcacccg gtcgaggcgt tcggctacct
     6721 cagcgcgatc ctgatcgttc tggtattgcc aagtcatccg gttcacatga tctttctggg
     6781 atattggctg atgctgggcg ccgcttcatc tcattcaggt tacgaggcga tttgggccca
     6841 cgaccgcaaa gcactcctga tcggtgcctt ttttcatcag ttgcatcatc gatactacga
     6901 atgcaactac ggcaacgcgg aaatgccctg ggacaagtgg ttcggcacat atcacgacgg
     6961 ctcagaagag gcgaccgtac gcacgcgcaa ccggaaacgc gaaatgcatg cgtcacggca
     7021 gtagctaacg tttcgttttc ccgtggtttt atgaaaatac aactctaaat ggcgttcgtc
     7081 gggatatccc gcataatcat gattatgtta ataacgtggg ggtgtatcgt ttaggtactc
     7141 gctttggcca acgacaacgg cttcgcaatg cttgttttct gatacttctt atctatattg
     7201 tcatatatga aatataagga agcttgtgat gtccaggatt cttcatcttt atgatgtcgc
     7261 agaagatacc gaacgcgatc tttccgcgca ggaagcggtt cggcttgccc aaaaggacaa
     7321 atccctgatc cttatcagcg gtgttcggga catgtcgccc aggacatttc atctcatcgc
     7381 atcctcggtt gccagacgaa agctggagcg cgctcaggag cgtattgacg cgatgatcga
     7441 tgcctatctc gacacggacg cgttcgatca ggtcgaggca aagattgacg aagacaacgc
     7501 ccggctgcgc gctcagttcc tgagcgattt tgaggtcctt acaagcgctc agatccatgc
     7561 catgtctggc agcacatcga gaaacaagtc agccacggcg aacgactgga aaaaggccgg
     7621 aaagatcttt tcggtcaaac tgcagggcaa ggacctgtat ccggcgttcc aatttaatgc
     7681 tgatgggcgg ccctatgcga ccttggtgga cgtgcttgcg gcgcttccgc aggatttgac
     7741 tccctggcaa acggcctttt ggcttgtcgc gccccaaaac gcgctggatg gtgcccggcc
     7801 cattgatctt gttcaggccg gtgacgcgcg ggttgccgat gccgctgcac gcgcgtttaa
     7861 aacgccggca ggctgacggc gcgtgatact tccgaattcg gccggacagc atccctactt
     7921 tgcgctggaa agcgggcgag aggtctttcg cctgcaccga gacgttctgg atggtgatca
     7981 gttcaatccc ggctacggca cgtcccgctt cgcccccttt caggatctcg agggcaaaat
     8041 agttcccact ctttactccg ctaccacatt tgatggcgcg gcttatgaaa cactgttccg
     8101 agaacgtccg gccaagtatc agacattccc tcgtaatcgt cttgatgact atgcagcaag
     8161 ccggttaacg accaggcggg aacttcggtt ggttcgtttg tttacgccgg aactcgccgc
     8221 ttggggcatc gctgaagctg acctgcttac ctacgatgaa agcaactatc ccacttgccg
     8281 ggagcttgcc gccttgatct ggaaagacaa tcccgccgca gatggcatga tctggtcatc
     8341 cgtgcgtgac agttccgcat tggcgatgat gctgttcgaa gatcgggtaa cacccggcgc
     8401 gctgactgta acagaaacac gatacgttca gcgcgacgcg gacttgctgg atcagctgag
     8461 aacaacggcg cgccgcgcgg gcatcacgat cagccgttaa gcttgttttg aaaaggtgtc
     8521 gaacgccttg agcgccttgg cgctgtaggc ataagacggg ccgccgccca tataggtcgc
     8581 catggccagc gcctcgcaca gttcttcccg gctggcaccg aggcgcacca aagaacggac
     8641 gtgaaagccg atacaactgt cacagcgcgt cgcaattgcg ataccgagcg ccatgaactc
     8701 tttggttttt tcgctgagcg cgccgttaga cttggcggcc ttccccatga tgccaaagcc
     8761 tttgaccgtt tcgggcactt ctttcgaata tgttgcgatg tcggcctcaa tcccggccat
     8821 gaagtcattc cagtccatgt cgtcctcctt cagccgcgtt cgtccgatcc catgcggcgt
     8881 tccagccagc gcactccggc gctgatgatc agaaccagga tcagatattc aaggatcagc
     8941 agcgaataga tctcaagcgg gcggtattcc gtcaccacca gctcgttcgc gcgccgcgtc
     9001 agttcctgca tgccgatgac gctggcaaag gcgctcatct tgacaatgta gatgaactgg
     9061 ttcgccagcg gcggcaaaat gcgccggatc gcctgaggca ggatcacata gcgcatggtt
     9121 tgaagatagt tcaggccgat ggtctgggcc gcctcggtct gccccttggc aatcgactgg
     9181 ataccggccc ggtaaatctc ggccgtaaat gcgctgtcgg acaaggcaag cgtgatgatc
     9241 gcgccccaga acggatcaat cggtatgttc aggcccattt cacgaaaaac gatcggcagg
     9301 ccgtagaaga cccagaacag catgggcagc agcgggatcg agcggatcag ttcgacatag
     9361 acccggttca ccaaacgcca gcccctgctt ttggccagcc ccggcaatgc cacgatcagc
     9421 cccagaacaa tcgaaatgac agcggcgatc actgaaatca gaattgtgtc gcccatgccg
     9481 gaaatcagga atttgacatt gatccagccc gcttcggtca tcggattgat gacataccat
     9541 ccccatgtgg aagaactgga acaagctgca agcgccagaa acgacaggag aagaagaagg
     9601 tttcttatca tcgcgtttgg ccccctcaat gttgcagtat ctggctgaga aatttctggc
     9661 agcgctcgga tcggggggcg ccaaagaact cctcggggtt gccctgctcg acaatctgcc
     9721 ccgcatccat gaacaccatg ttgtctgcca ctttgcgggc aaagcccatc tcatgtgtca
     9781 ccacgaccat ggtcatacct tcttgcgcaa gttccaccat cacatcgagc acttcggaaa
     9841 tcatctcggg gtccagtgcc gacgtgggtt cgtcaaacaa caggacccgg ggctccatgc
     9901 ataacgaccg cgcgatggca acgcgctgct gctgtccgcc ggacagttgg ccggggcgtt
     9961 tttcggcctg atccgggatg tgaacccgtt ccagatagtg cctcgcccga gcctcggcgt
    10021 cggcacgcga cattcctcgt gacttgatcg ggccaagggt caggttttcc agaacgctca
    10081 ggtgcgggaa tagattgaac tgctgaaaca ccattccgac ctctgaccgg atggccgtca
    10141 cggatttggg gtcattcgtt agttcaattc catcaacacg gatggtgcct ttctggtgtt
    10201 cttccaatcg gttgatacag cgcaccacgg tcgatttgcc ggaccccgaa gggccgcaga
    10261 tcacaacctt ttcgcccgac ttgatgctaa gattgatgtc cttcaaaaca tggaaatcgc
    10321 cgtaccattt attgacattc acaagttcga ttgccgtttc gctcactggc cgggctccct
    10381 tggtatgaag ttttcctggg aagaaatatt tttcttgagg ttaacgttgc acttgacgtt
    10441 aaatcaagca tcaaaaatgc tagtatacaa cggcaatcaa tgaacaacca acgggagcac
    10501 tcagatgaaa aacctactca ggacggccgc tgcggcagcc atcggactgg cccttgccgg
    10561 ggccgcacag gcccagtcag cgctgaacga aatccttgat ggcggtgtcc tgaaggttgg
    10621 cacaaccggt gactggaatc cgatgaccct gcgcgaccct gcgaccaaca gctacaaagg
    10681 gtatgacatc gacatcatga ccgagctggc caacgacctg ggggtcgagg tcgagtttgt
    10741 tccgaccgac tggaaaacgc tggtcaacgg cgtggtctcg ggcaaatacc acatgaccgg
    10801 ttcggcttcg atctcgccgc cacgcatgaa ggttgcgggt ttctcggaaa gctacatctc
    10861 ggtcgaactc tatcctttca cgaccaagga caaggccgac cgtttcaacg gctacgactc
    10921 gatcaaccag cctgacgtca aggttgcaac aacccttggc accacattcg aaaaacgcgc
    10981 gcgcgaatgg ttcccgaatg cggatatcaa ggtggtcgag gcccctgccc gcggatttca
    11041 ggaggttctg gccggacgtg ccgacgtctt tatcacgtcc aacatcgaag gcgcgacgct
    11101 ggaagccaaa tttccggttg tcccggttgc gggcgccgag gcgcgttctc ctgcgcccat
    11161 cgccatgctg ctgccacagg acgatcaggt gtggatcaat tacgtgaaca actggatcaa
    11221 agtgaaaaag gcacaggggt tctttgaggc caacaaggaa aaatgggggc tttgatcccc
    11281 atattcagaa ccgttcgctc cggccggagc ggacggtcta gccaggcact gctttggcca
    11341 gaagcgaaat aaaactgacc ttgtccgtct taagctcaac cgccccatgg gtcgtactgg
    11401 aatcataact cagactgtcg ccggggcgca tgtggtacaa gccttcgccg caccgaaaga
    11461 tcatttcgcc ctcggttaca tgcacgaact ctgccccttc atgctgatac agcggacccg
    11521 gcggcaaggg gccttcaagc gtgacaagga agctttcgaa gctcacgtgg ctggcttccg
    11581 cccgtccgat cagtttgaac gcatgcccaa aatcgctacc catacgctga accgtcatgc
    11641 cctcgccggc ggccacaaag gatacatccg tcacttcggc agttccggcg aagaaattga
    11701 tcagcggaac gcccgtggcc ttcgccaacg cctcaagcga actcagcgaa gcggatacct
    11761 gtccccgctc gatcttggaa atcatcgctg gagagacatt ggcgcgcgcc gacagttcgg
    11821 cgatcgtcag gccggccaga accctgtggg ttttgaccgc tgcgccgatt acctgatcca
    11881 gccggggctt ttccccttcg atgggtgcgg aatcttccat gcacgcagcg taacgccccg
    11941 gtacaaaaag ggaaagcgcg cgtaaccgta aggacacctg atgcaactgg aacacatgac
    12001 ctggtacgaa gttgacgacc gccttggcaa tggctgcgcc gttatacttc ctgtcggttc
    12061 gaccgaacag cacgggccga tcgggcggat cgggaccgat acgatctgtg cccgggccgt
    12121 cgcgctgcgc gccgctgatc tgtgtgacgc gatcgtggca cccgccctgg cctacacgcc
    12181 cgcacccttc aacgctgcct ttcccggcac ggtttccgtt accccggatg tgttcaccct
    12241 ttacgcaagg gaaatcattg aaggcctttt ggcgcagggc ttttctggcg tcttcatcgt
    12301 taacggccat ggtgcgaaca ttgcaccgct gcaggccata agcgccgacc tgcccccgaa
    12361 cgccttgatc atccgcagct ggtgggagcc tgaacccgtc aacgcattgc ggcgaacgct
    12421 atacggagaa tgggaaggga tgcacgccac cccgtccgaa gttgccatca cgcaatcctt
    12481 gttgggcgcc atatccgacg aacgcaccga tgagccgccg caaaagctga cccctcaata
    12541 cctgcgtgat cacagcggag accgtcacgg gccgcccgat gaacaccgcg cagaattccc
    12601 ggacgggcgg gtcggatccc attccgcgct ggccacgcct acagacggag cccgactgtt
    12661 ggagatggcg gctcaagcca tctcacggga gtttcttgat tttcaaaagg caaggaagca
    12721 aagttgacaa cacttggtgc cagattttta gtagcactaa aataaatttt gatcttaccc
    12781 acattcttct gttcaatggt cagaacaaat ggaatgcagg agagaccgga tgcaagctcc
    12841 gacaacgcgg gcaaaaacca aggggcagcc gaccgaattg ggtcaggcga tccggcgacg
    12901 ccgaaaggcg atggggctga cgctggatca ggttgccaag aaagccgatc tgactacagg
    12961 ctttctgtcg caggtcgagc gtgggctcag ctctccctcc ttaacctctc tcatggcaat
    13021 tgccgcggcc ttgcagacaa ccatcgaaca actgctgagc gttccacagg tcttttccga
    13081 gtttgtcgcc aaggatagca gacagaccta ttcccttggt ttgcgcgggc ggttttacga
    13141 gaaactcggg ccgggatttc tgggcgctct gttccacccg cagatcgttc atcgtccgcc
    13201 ggggcacata tcggaacgta tgtgccacag cggtgaagcc ttttgctatc tgcaagccgg
    13261 tcaactggaa taccatctgg gtgatcgtgt ttttatcatg tcacccggtg acgtggttca
    13321 tcacgacaca tcgacgcctc actattccgt tgtcctgggc gaagccgagg ccgtcgaact
    13381 gtgggttaca acctctccga tcaaggattc cgcgccacca gacagcggtt aggactgcga
    13441 aaaactcagt cccggaatgc cgcgttctaa aaaagtttca tcttttgcta aaaaaaactt
    13501 tagtaaagct aagaatcgct taatgtccct ccgcaggagc aagaagactt gcgggaggag
    13561 aagaagatga agctgaagac attattgggc gccacggtcg ccgcgacgct tgcgctgccc
    13621 gttctggcgc aagaacgcgg gggcacattg aactttgccc gctatgacgg atcgcgcctg
    13681 atcgatccga tctacgcgga ccgcaacccc gatatctgga tggttggcag tctgttcgac
    13741 acgcttttgc gcagcagccc cgatggcaac tcggtcgaac ccgggcttgc agaagactat
    13801 gcagtgtcag aggatggcaa gaccgtatcc ctgaccctgc gagaaggtat ccaattcgct
    13861 gacggctcgc ccatgtcggg cgcggatgtg gtcttttcgc tggatcgcgc ccgcaaccct
    13921 gacctgagcc catgggccgg tctgctggga tcgattgaca cggtgtccgc ggacggaaac
    13981 gcgatcacca tcgctttgaa ggaccccgat cccaccttgt tgtcgatgtt ggccacattc
    14041 aacaccgcca tcgtttcgaa agccgcattc gacgcagccg caggtgaaac ggatcaggac
    14101 aaatccgctg ccattttcgc ggccacaagc gcaggcgtcg gctccggccc gttctatctg
    14161 tgcggctttg aacagggtgc cagcatggat ttctgcgcca acgagaacta ctggcgcatg
    14221 ggcgcggatg gcaaagccct gccctatctg gacggcgtcc atttcgagat cgttcccgat
    14281 gatgcaaccc gcattttgcg cctccaggcg ggcgaggtgg atgcagccga gttcatcccg
    14341 ttcagccgcg tggccgagct tgaggccgat ccgaacatca acatgcagct atatccttca
    14401 acacggatca tctattcgcc gatcaacacc cgtgagacac gcgccgacgg ttcccccaac
    14461 ccgctggcag acccccgcgt gcggcaggcg ctgaactatg gcaccaacaa ggatgctctg
    14521 atcggtgtgg ttctgcacgg tgcgggccaa cccatgagct caccgctgat ggccaaagca
    14581 acgcaatatg cggccgatct gagcccgctc tatagctatg atcttgaaaa agccaaaggg
    14641 ttgatcgcgg atgccggggt cgcggacggc acgcaggtga ctctgaccac gctggccgga
    14701 tccgccgatg acgcaacaat tttcgccgcg cttcagcaaa tgtggggcga gttgggaatt
    14761 gatctggtgg tcgaacaggt cgacggcgcc acgcgcgggg ccaagaaccg ctcgggtgag
    14821 tttgacattc acacctatgg ctgggtcaac gatgtgaacg atcccagcca ggttgtcggc
    14881 tggctgggct acacaccgac tgccaaggct gtcggcaccg gttgggagaa cgcagagttc
    14941 aacaccctgt tcgaagaggc cgccaaagac atggacccgg actctcgaaa ggccaagttc
    15001 gaccgcatgc aggcacttta tgccgaggca gcccccttgc tgttcatgta tgaaacacct
    15061 ttcgctgtcg cgctggggac ggcggtcgag ggctatgttc agaccccgct tggcaataac
    15121 atcttcgatg aagccacagt cagccgctaa gagctgatcc cttgcctcgc cgcaccctgc
    15181 ggcggggccc tttgcggagc gtcgaattgt ccagcctgtc ctacatcttc aaacggcttt
    15241 tgctgatgat cccgaccttc tttctggtca tgatcatcat attcatgctg gtgcgcctgt
    15301 tgcccggtga tccggccatc gccatggccg gggaccgcgc atctgacgcc gatattgctg
    15361 caatccggga aagactgggt ctgacggaac cgatgccagt gcaattctgg ctgtttctga
    15421 ccaatactct gcagggcgat ctgggccgtt cgatcctgat gcggacggat gtcgtgggcg
    15481 tcattgccga tcgattgccg atcacggttt tcttgacgat ttactcggtt gtgctatccc
    15541 tgatcatcgc tggtccgctg gcctttgtcg cggcgctcaa tcgcggccgc tggcccgatg
    15601 cggtgatccg cactgtgttc cagatcggcc tgtcgatgcc ggtgttttac atcggactgg
    15661 ttctgctgac ctttttggcg gcgcagttgc gcctgttccc ggtgggtggc tatggcgaca
    15721 cgtttggtga gcgtctctat cacctgtttc tgccttcggt gaccgtggcg ctttatactt
    15781 cggccatcat catgcggaac ttgcgcagcg cgattatcga ggttctggat gccgagtatg
    15841 tccagttcgc ccgcgccaag ggtctgccgc cgcgcctgat ccttggccgt cacgtgttgc
    15901 gcaacgcgct gatctccacg gtcaccctgc tgggcctgtc catcggcaat ctgatgagcg
    15961 gaacgctggt taccgagact gtctttgcgg tgcccggaat gggacggctg atgctggaag
    16021 cgatctttgc gcgcgactac ccgctgatac aggggctgac cctgaccttc gcgcttctgg
    16081 tttcgctggt ctttctgatg acggacctgt tccaaagccg cctggaccca aggatgcgcc
    16141 tgcaatgagt gacgtgcctt tcacagccga ccgcccatcc cttgcccgcg ccgccttgcg
    16201 caagccgggt tttgtggccg gtttgctgat catcgggtta tcgaccctgc tggccatctt
    16261 tcccggagcg tttgctcctt acgatccaaa tgcaattgac tatctggcgg tgcgtcagcc
    16321 gccatcatgg gagcacccgt tcggcaccga cctgctaggc cgtgacagct tgtcccgcgt
    16381 gatctgggct tatcaggtca atatgcaaat ggcgatcttc ggcacagttt ttgctctggt
    16441 gacgggtgtc atcatcggag ctctggtcgg atattaccgg ggttttgccg atctgatctt
    16501 tggtcggatc gtcgatgcgg tcatcacatt tccatttctg gtgctggtga tcgcggtggt
    16561 cgccgttttg gggccgggcc ttatcaacat gtatatcgcc atatctgtgg tctactgggt
    16621 ctattacgcg cgtctgatgc gggccgaggt gatcgcacag atgggcaatg actatgcggc
    16681 cgccggggtc gtcatgggct attccgaccg gcgcatcatc ttccgccacc tgctgcctaa
    16741 cgccatcacc ccggtcattg tctactggat gactgacatg gcgctggtga tcttgctggg
    16801 ttcgtcgctg ggctatcttg ggttgggcgc gcagccaccg caggcggaat ggggcgtact
    16861 gatcgccgag gggcgcaatt tcatctcgac cgcatggtgg ctcagcctga tgcccgggtt
    16921 ggctatcgtt ctgacgggcc ttggcttttc gctgctgggc gacgggctgg ccgatctgct
    16981 gagaccacgg ggataagaga tgactgaacg aactcccatc ctcgaggttc aggggcttaa
    17041 caccactttc caccgcaacg gccgggaact gccggccctg cgcgacgtca gcttcagcgt
    17101 ggctcgtggc gaggttctgg ggctggttgg tgaaagcggt tcaggcaaaa gcgtcacgct
    17161 gcgctcgatc atcggactgg cgcggcgtta tggcgatgtc agcgggcagg tccgctggca
    17221 gggccgcgat ctggtgccgc tgccggaccg cgctctgcgg caggtccagg gacgcgagat
    17281 cgcgatgatc tttcaggaac ccatgacctc gctgaaccca ttgctgacag tgggtctgca
    17341 gctggaggag acattgcgca ctcatacgga tctgtccggg aaagcccggc gcgaccgggc
    17401 ggtcgagatg ctggatctgg tcggtatccc ctcggcggcg caaaggctca gggattaccc
    17461 gcaccagttc tccggtggta tgcgccaacg ggtcatgatc gcaatcgcac tggccgccaa
    17521 ccccaggttg ctgctggcgg atgagccgac tacggcgctg gatgtgacca ttcaggcgca
    17581 gatcctcgat ctgattctgc gtctggcgga cgagatggaa atgggcgttg tccttgtcac
    17641 tcatgatctg ggcgtggtcg cccaaacctg tgacaacgtg gcggtaatgt atgcaggccg
    17701 gatcgtcgaa caggggccgg ttcgggatgt gctgcgcgaa ccccgccatc cttacacggt
    17761 gggtctgatg cgttcggttc cggaaaatct tccacctcgg acgccgcttt attccgtgcc
    17821 gggtgttccc ccatctctgg acgcgcttcc gcagggatgc gcctttgcgc cacgctgcga
    17881 ggcctgcatc cagccctgcc agcaggaccg cccggttctg tcggtgatcg cggacagcag
    17941 gcaggtggcc tgcttcaacc ctgtgaccaa ggccgaagga aacgccgcat gaacaatgcc
    18001 gtgatcgaaa tacgcgacct gcatcagcgg tttgccctgg gtcgcagcct ttctgatctt
    18061 gccaccggcc ggccgggtcg cgtggtgcgg gcgctgaatg gcgtcagcct ggatcttatc
    18121 cggggtgaaa cgcttggcgt cgtcggcgaa tccggttgcg ggaaatccac actggcccgc
    18181 tgcatcgttc gattgcatag ccccagtgac gggacgatcc gtttcgaggg gcaggatatc
    18241 ttcgaagatg caggcggcga ccgcagttac aaccggcgcg ttcagatgat gttccaagac
    18301 ccctattcct cgctgaaccc acgcatgaca acgggccaga ttctgtccga agcgttggcg
    18361 gtccatgaca tgcgtaccaa agaggacatc ccggcacgtg tcgccgaact gctggacctt
    18421 gtgcgtctgc ctcaggacgc tcagcacaaa ctgccgcacg agttttccgg tggccagcga
    18481 cagcgcatcg ccattgcccg cgcactggcg gtcgagcccg aagtgctgat tgcggatgaa
    18541 ctggtttcgg cgctggatgt gtcggtgcag gcgcaggtgg tcaacctgct gctggacctg
    18601 cagcaaaaac tgggcctgac catcctgttt gtggctcacg acctgcgact ggtgcggcat
    18661 gtgtcaaatc gcgtggcggt gatctatctg ggccggatcg tcgaaatcgg cgatagcgag
    18721 acattgttct ccgcccctgc ccatccctac agtcaggcgc ttttgtctgc cgcgccatcc
    18781 ctgaacccgg atgatcgggg caaggccatc ccgcttgaag gagagttgcc ctcgcccctg
    18841 aacatgccat cgggctgccc gttccatgtc cgctgtcgcc acgcatccga gatttgcagg
    18901 accgatactc ctgccctgat gccgttcgaa aatcgcggcc gggtcgcctg ccaccacgtc
    18961 aaagagatca acgcccatgc ctgaccgcgc tcggatcgtt tcagccctgc gcgacgagat
    19021 gcgcacccgt ggtcttaatg catttgttct gccccgctac gatgcgcatc aggccgaata
    19081 cgtcgcgccg catgacgaac ggctggccta tgtgaccggc ttcaccggta ctgccggact
    19141 ggccatcgtg acaggtgaca ctgtcgccat gtttgttgat ggacgatatg tggttcaggc
    19201 tgccaatcaa tgcccggaac ctttgttctc gcatcaccat ctgcacgacg agccgcctga
    19261 attctggctg gccaccgttg ccgaacaggg ctggtccgtc gggtttgacg ccatgcacct
    19321 gccgcccgtt ttgcatgacc gcttcacgga tgcgctgaat ggatcgcgcg cccgttttgt
    19381 cgccgttgaa gacaaccctg ttgacgcgat ctggcccaat cagcccgcgc cgcccaacgg
    19441 catcatctct gcctttccga cacaattcac gggtgtaggc gcggatgaaa agatctctca
    19501 gcttgtcgca accctgcaaa gcggcgaggt cgatctgctg gtggaaacac agccggacaa
    19561 catagcatgg cttctcaatg tgcgcggttc ggatgtggct tattgtccgg ttccacagtc
    19621 ttttttgttg gcgcgttcat cgggtcaggt tgactggttc gtcgaaacca aaaaattcag
    19681 cccagaaatc tgcgatcatc tgcccgacac cgtgacgctg catccgccag cagcatttct
    19741 accgaccctt tcggagttgt cgggtcgtgg cgcgtgcgtg caatacgatg ccgaattttc
    19801 cccggctgcg gtgcgtctgg ccctcgaccg gtcatctgca caaggtcgag cggccagcag
    19861 tccgctgacg ctgtacaagg cccggaaaaa tccaacggaa atagaaggcc tgcgtgcttg
    19921 tcacgttgaa gacgccatcg cgtggaccga gttctgtggt tggctacatg ctgaggtccc
    19981 cgcgcgagcc actctcaaca gacaagtgac cgagcttgaa gcaaaagaca aaattcagtc
    20041 ctgccgccgc gaccgtgccg ggtatcttga ggaaagcttc aataccattt cggccgcggg
    20101 tgcgaatgct gccatgtgcc attacgcgac tattccggag gatgcggcaa caattgaccc
    20161 tgaagggaca tatctgctgg attccggcgg ccagtatgag accggcacaa ccgacgccac
    20221 ccgcagcttt gccttcggaa aggtcaggcc ggatgggtat gaccgcgcct ataccgccgt
    20281 gtttaaagcg ttccacgccc ttgcaacact gcggtttcca cccggcacac agggccacca
    20341 catcgacgcc atctgccgcc gccctttgtg ggatctgggg ttggactatg atcacggaac
    20401 cggacatggc atcgggcatc gcctttccgt acacgaacac ccgcagcgta taggcaagcc
    20461 atacaacccg gtggatcttg tgccgggtat gatcctgtcc atcgagccgg ggttttatga
    20521 gatgggccgg tttggcatcc gtatcgaaaa cctgttcgag atcgtcgaag aggacgatgg
    20581 cttcatggcg ttttccaacc tcacatggat accgatccag actgatatgc tgcttgctga
    20641 caagttgtcc caagcggaac aaagctggct gaacgcatac aacgccgagg tcctgcgccg
    20701 gatcggttcg cagctatcac ccgccgggcg tgcatgggcc gagagagcct gcgcagccat
    20761 tgcttgacgg gttgttcagt acctcgcaac ggttccaaat tttccggaat ggaacttgtg
    20821 cacagggccc cggctcaaaa cgggtcgaag ccatgtaaga aacttgcatg atgggaagac
    20881 aaagttcagg cttaatcagc gaagtgacag gacagtccgg tcatttgtcc atcgggtcgc
    20941 tttcagcata ttccagaaga gaagtgacat ctgaaatccg cgcgtggttg cggtcgatga
    21001 cgactccggt tgccttgagg cgcgaaaacg cgcggctcag gctttcgggc ttcattccaa
    21061 ggcgtccggc gatcagcatc ttgtcatagg gcagcaccac ctcgcaggcg ccgctatcgc
    21121 gatcgcacag gcccagcaag aacttggcca ccctctgcgc cccggtctgc gccttcagct
    21181 gttccaactg tgcaaccagt gaatgcaggt gcgtaaacgt tgccgccagt atcgagatac
    21241 cgatttcggg gtcttccttc atcagagata tcagcacagg gatcgggata tgcatcacct
    21301 gacaacgcga cacggcctcg gcagagaccg gatagggcat attgcgcaac gccaccgcct
    21361 cgccaaagct ttcgcccttg gtgaaaacgc tgaccactgc ctcggcaccg gacggagaca
    21421 tccggaacag tttgatccac ccagccagaa ccacgtgaac ggcctgagcc gtctcttcct
    21481 gcagaaagat ggtttcccca cggtcgtatt cgcgccagat ggcttggctc agtaacgtat
    21541 ctacatgttg ctctggcaag ctcctgagca gcaaagactg ccgggcaact gccttttcgg
    21601 cttcatgggc cacgaataat cctctttttc aggccgggtc tccgaccggt attttccttg
    21661 ctttatggct atgccaaagc catcgccccg gcaccagccc tttaccgccc accaacttga
    21721 ctattgtcat gtcacgcctc ggccgcagcg attaacctcg ctgcaaagcc agcaatccgg
    21781 ggagcacaca ccatggacta cgagcgattt ttcagtcaaa gcctcgacgc attgcgggat
    21841 gagggaaact acagggtttt catcgatttg caacgccacc gcggcgcttt tccaaatgcg
    21901 cggcaaaccg atggcgatat ccagcgcgat gtgcggatct ggtgctcgaa cgactatttg
    21961 ggcatgggtc agcatccgga tgtgatcaac gcgatgcata atgcgttgaa ccgctgcggc
    22021 gcgggtgcgg gtggaacgcg caacatttcc ggcacgaccc acgatcatgt gttgctcgag
    22081 gcggaactgg ctgatctgca cgggaaagaa gccgcgctgc tgtttacgtc cggttacgtt
    22141 tcgaactggg cggcgcttgg tacacttgcg gcgaaaattc ctggtctgat cgtgttctcc
    22201 gacgcgctga atcatgcctc gatgatcgag ggcattcgcc actcacgggc gcaaaaggtg
    22261 atctggaaac acaacgacct tgcagatctc gaggccaaac tggccgccgc tgaccccgat
    22321 gcgcccaaga tgattgcatt tgaatccgtt tactcaatgg acggggatat cgccccgatc
    22381 aaagagatct gcgacctggc cgacaaatac ggggcgatga cttacctgga tgaagttcac
    22441 gccgttggtc tctatggtcc acgtggcggc ggcatcgccg aacgtgaagg gctgatggac
    22501 cgcctgaccg tcatcgaagg cacgcttggc aaagcgttcg gagtagtggg cggttatatc
    22561 gcggcgtcgg tcgccttgtg cgatttcgtg cgcagcttcg ccagcgggtt catctttacg
    22621 accgccctgc cgccgacgat tgcagccggg gcagcggcat caattcggca tctgaaacag
    22681 tcgaacgccg agcgcggttt gcagaaggct cgtgtggaac aggtccgggc cagactggat
    22741 gccgaaggca tcccgcatct tcccaacccc agtcacatca ttccggtgat ggtgggtgat
    22801 ccggtgaaat gcaaattcat ctcggacacg ctgctggaag aattcggcat ttatatccag
    22861 ccgatcaact acccgaccgt tcccaaaggc actgaacgtc ttcggatcac gccgtcgccc
    22921 gtccatactg acgcagatat cgatcatctt gtcggcgccc tgtccgcgct gtggcaacgc
    22981 tgtcagattg cccggaggcc gatggccgcg cagtgatacc ggcttgaaaa ttgtataaaa
    23041 tggccgccct ttcgggcggc tttttctatc ataccaggta gaggccaaaa accgcgactg
    23101 aaaacccggt cagtaccatt gtaaagcctc gtagccagcc agcgctgtcc gtcaggtcga
    23161 ggtagcgcgc gaggatgagg cgcgccttga gcaacgccaa aagcaggatt ccacccccta
    23221 ttgtcgcagg cgctgcaggc agcagggtca gaagcgcgga tgccaggctg agcgccagta
    23281 gtccaagcca ggcctttgtt agcgggttcg ggagcctccg gcgggagtat ttggaaaaag
    23341 atgaagaggc ggccatgatg ttcatcccag caggtagatg accgggaaca gcatgatcca
    23401 aaccaggtcg accatgtgcc agaactgagc gcctgcctcg atatttcggg ggtcatcccg
    23461 ccaggcaacc agcaggagta tgaaggctcc ggccagcaca tgtgcggcgt gaaatccggt
    23521 tagcagatag tagaagagaa agaacgggtg ggtttcgtag ctgacgccct gcgctgcttt
    23581 gtcggcatat tccacccctt tgatgacaag gaaaaccagt cccagcaggg acgcacccaa
    23641 cagtgccaat cgggcggtat tccggcgggc atcccgccgc cagtgcagtg cctgtgccgc
    23701 cagatagccg gacgatacaa gaacgacggt gttcagcgca gctccggtac ggtgaagatg
    23761 cgactgggct tcggcaaatc ctgcagggtc agtcagacgc acgcccatga aggcgatcag
    23821 ccctgccccg aacaccagta gttcactgat gatcagcacc cacatcagca attcgccggg
    23881 cagttcgtcg atcagggtgg cgttgctcat gcgccgacca gttgtcgata gatttgcggc
    23941 agggccattg tcagccggtg cgggtccggg atgacggcaa agccaccctg cccgaacatg
    24001 cgcgggaacc agcttttgcc ggttttgtcg atggtgacgc caaagaccga atgaccggca
    24061 cggcgggctt cgcgcacagc catgcaggta tcttcgatac cgtgtcggcc ctcgtaatgg
    24121 tcaaggtcgt tgggtttgcc atcggtgatg accagcagca ggcggcgctt gcgagattgc
    24181 gcggcaaggt cggcggaaca gtggcgaatt gcggctccga gtcgggtgta gtgccccggt
    24241 cgcagcgaag cgatacgctg ctcgaccttt ggccccatgg gttcgtcaaa tcgtttgcag
    24301 cgctgaacgt atacgcgttc gcgtttcagc gaactgaagg cgtggatggc gaaatcgtcg
    24361 ccgcaggcat tcaggcccca ggccagcgcc gccagcgcct cgcgttctat gtcgatcaca
    24421 gcgcggccgg tgacggcgct ttcggttgag cggctgacat ccagcaggat cgacaccgcc
    24481 agatcgcggg cctcggggcg ggattgcatc cagacgcgtt cgttgctttc cccgcttgcg
    24541 agtcggtcgg tagcagcccg cacggcggct tcgatgtcga gttgatcacc gtccagatga
    24601 cctctggtca tgacccgacc ggggcgcagg gcttcgaact ggcgtttgac ggcacgaatg
    24661 cggcgggccg tggcggggtc cttgccgaac tcggctgcat cctcgcggat atcggcgtcg
    24721 gacagcagaa cgttgacgtg gtcgggcagg tattgaccgg tgcgcacgtc ccattcagga
    24781 tagaggatgc ggcctgacag gcgttctcgg ttcacgtctt ctggcgcgag atcgaggtgg
    24841 agttttaact tggtcggcgg cgccttggag atctgaccga ggccgatctc ctcctgatcg
    24901 tcggccgctt tcttcgcgtt gtcggggtca tcatcgtcga tacgacggtt gatgttcaaa
    24961 aactcggccc aactgagtat tgcttcgaac ttgtgcagga tgaaactgtc gctgcgcgaa
    25021 gcctggtcag attttcggcg ccgcgcgcgg tgggtctttt caccggattc ttcgggtggg
    25081 ccttctgtat ccgggttttc aacctcgtta tgttcggaaa acccgacggc gcgcaactcg
    25141 ggccacagcg ggaccgggcg gaaatgctga tagccgcgcg gggcggcgag atcgtcaccc
    25201 agtgccaaaa gctcttgggc ttgcggtgac aggggcttgg ggtcacccag catgttgcgg
    25261 acaacctctt cgaccgccgc ctcgagcggt ggcaggccgg gtatgttccg ttgatacaga
    25321 acgcccttgc agagttcagc gtacagcggg cgcagaccgg gggcattttc caatgtcgcc
    25381 tcgaccatgt gccgggcagc gaccagtgcg cgcaggtcgc cgcgcagagg atcgtcttcg
    25441 tcaattcttg ttgcggcatg ggcggcagtt gcggccagcc agacataaag cgcgccgttt
    25501 gcttcgcgcg cggggaatac ggccagccgg tccggcaggc gcagtacttc cccgtcgaac
    25561 gacgcgcgcg gcatcagttc ggtttcggtc gccagacggc ggcgccagcc gagacggtgg
    25621 cgcgaaactt caggagagac cgggcgcaat tcgacgcccg gactgccccc cagtccccgg
    25681 aagaggactg ccagccgccc cgcgacctca gagaggtcga ccgcggctcc aacatgcacc
    25741 tcaggtgcat cgaggcggct ggcaagggtg tgccacagtt tcccgatcgt ttcttcgggt
    25801 tcccatggct caaagtcgat cttgaccatc ggccggcctc acccaaagac agccgtgaca
    25861 agatcgagga gcccgcgttt gatatcctcg tcatcagtca gaggttcgat cattgcggca
    25921 aggatggcgc ggtcggtgga catgccctgc gcgatcagcg ttgcggcata aacgaccaga
    25981 cgggtggaaa cgccttcctc aagatcctga cccttgagcc cacgcagttt gccggcaaga
    26041 cgcaccagcg gtttgcagcg ttccagcggc aggccgcttt cctgtgcaac gacatcggcc
    26101 tccatctcgg gcgacgggaa gtcgaactcc agcgagatga aacgctgacg ggtcgagggt
    26161 ttcagagttt tcagaatgtt ctggtagccg gggttgtatg aggccaccaa catgaagccg
    26221 ggtgcggctt caagctcttc gccggtgcgg tcgatcggca ggatgcgccg gtcgtcggtc
    26281 agcgggtgca gaacgacggt gacgtccttg cgagcctcga ctacctcatc aaggtagcag
    26341 attgcacctt cacgtactgc gcgggtcagg gggccatcga cccagacggt ctcgccgcct
    26401 ttcagcaggt agcggccgat caggtcggcg gcagcgaggt catcatggca ggccacggtg
    26461 taaagcgggc ggccaaggct ggcggccata tgggccacaa agcgggtctt gccgcatccg
    26521 gtcggccctt tcagcaagac cggcaggtta ttggtatagg cggcggcgaa cacgtcgcat
    26581 tcgtcgtctt ggggcaggta gaagggggcg tcagccgccc ccgttcccag ttgcatggag
    26641 ccgtccatat ccattactcc gcaggagttt cagctgcgcc gggttcaatg acctctttcc
    26701 gagggaccca gatcgagtag atgaacagca gcgcaccaag gaccacgacc aggccagagc
    26761 caaggcgcat ccagtagaag atcgcgatct gatcctgcac atccatgaag tagtcaccga
    26821 ccacacgttg catgtgtgtc tgaacagtcc cggcgaaggt cagcacgaag gtcatgaaga
    26881 ccataccacc tgtcatcagc cagaaggacg ccatgttcag aacctgatta taaggatcgc
    26941 ggttcttgag gatcggcatc gcgtagctga agatcgccag gttgaggcag acataggcgc
    27001 cgtagaaggc caggtgaccg tgtgcggccg tgatctgcgt gccgtgggtg taatagttca
    27061 caccgtgcag cgtatgcagg aagccccaga cgccggcccc gaagaaggcc aatgtggcgc
    27121 agcccagcga ccacaacagt gcggccttgt tggggtggtc acggcggcct ttccagacca
    27181 tgacgaaggc aaaggccatc attgcaaaga acgggatcac ctcgaggctc gagaagatcg
    27241 atccgatcca ctgccagtag gcgggtgtac cgatccagta atagtggtgg ccggtgccga
    27301 ggatgcccga gaacagtgcg gcagcgacga tgacgtagag ccacttttca accacctcac
    27361 ggtcaacacc ggtcaacttc agcatcagat aggccaggat cgaggccatg atcagttccc
    27421 acacaccttc gacccacagg tggacaacgt accaccagta ttgcttgtcc agggacaggt
    27481 tgccggggtt gtagaaagcg aacaggaaca aaagcgccag accccacaga cccaacaaaa
    27541 ggatgttggt gatagcggtc tttttgccct tcagaacggt catcgacacg ttgtatagga
    27601 agatcagcgc agccacgacg atacccgcct tgacccattt gggctgttcc aggaactcgc
    27661 gcccttcttt gcccagcagc cagttgcctt cgaacaggtt gaagacatag gtcacgacca
    27721 cgcccagcgt gccgacgacc agaatgatca gctgcagata ggccagcttg ggcgagtgga
    27781 tctcgcgctc ggcctcttcc gggatcagga agtaagcagc gccgaagaag cccaggatca
    27841 gccagacgat cagcgagttg gtgtgaagca tccgcacgat attgaacggc agaagctcac
    27901 tcaggaagtt tggcgataca tagatcagtc cggccagcag gccgccgatc acctggatcg
    27961 cgaacaggcc cattgccact gcgaagtagg cgtaggcgat tttttgggat tcgtatttca
    28021 ttgtccttgt ccctttctca gcctgcctcg ttgggcggcc agccctgagc gtcgatattg
    28081 tccgtccaga tcaggaaatt ggtcaggtcg cggagttctt cgtcgctgag gttgaaattg
    28141 ggcatctgtc ggcgaccggg aatgccggtc ggctgcgcct ccatccagcc cttgagggat
    28201 tcaaaggctg attccgggtc gtccagcacc ccccaacggg tcatcacgtt accgacttcc
    28261 ggggcgaagt aggccccttc gccgagaatc gagtgacagt tgatgcaggc gtgtttttcc
    28321 cagacgtgct tgccgcgaac cacactttcg tcaagctttg ccgcgttttc ggaattgacg
    28381 atatacaggt gggaatgggc cgacagggcc agaaagatta gaatgaagaa cagtgacccg
    28441 ccatagaata tattgcgagc catgctcttt gtcatgactt ctcgcatcgc gctctccttt
    28501 gcgcagatta gctagtttgc tcagaatggc gggtgggtca tggtatcgcc ttaacgaaag
    28561 tcaagacttg cgacaggaaa tcagattcag tttgagtgcc ccagccgtgg acccgtcagc
    28621 gcaggccaca tggcgatcag atacagcaca aaggcgctga cccagagtcc atcggacagc
    28681 agcatcgcaa ctagatagcc agattccata tccgccgcga tccagcgcga gatcgctgcc
    28741 gcggccatca gtccataggc cacgaccatc gggccgggtg cgatcagatc ccgtccgctg
    28801 tgccccagcg cagctcggct catgaccgca agggtcatgc cgcccacgca accgatgccc
    28861 agaacgtgca gcgcagcaac ctcgttgccg aaacccaatg ccgcaagccc ccaaagaatc
    28921 agccccagcg ccagcattcc aagtcccagg tgcagcgcga gcaggattgg ctgccgcgcg
    28981 gaccagatca tgcgccagcg cgacatgcgc aggatttgca caccgccaag ggccagcccc
    29041 agcactccgg ccgtgcccgt cgcgcccaat accagaacgc cacagggcag aaccaaggcc
    29101 agaatcatgc ccgccttgtc caggcccgcc accgagaccg gccagttcgc ctcgggctct
    29161 ccggcgcgtt tcattgcatt gcgtgtaaag gcgggagtga tccggccccc cagaatggcg
    29221 atcatcgcac agagtgtcag caagcctgct cgcagacctg tttgcagtgt gtcgctaata
    29281 ccagcccatt ccagatgggt cagcaggttc gcgacccaga tgaggcttag cagcagaaga
    29341 aacaccatgt tctgcggctt gggacggcgg atgagcagtg tggcgatctt ggctgccaga
    29401 attggcacaa aggccagatc caaaaccgcg accacaagcg gcggcactat cccggaaaac
    29461 cacattgcca tccggccggc cagccagacc cctgccgcca gtgcgatgaa gcgagcccgc
    29521 gcgtcgggcg caccggtcca gttcggcacc gcggtcagga agaaccctcc caaagctgct
    29581 gtggcatagc cgaaaatcat ctcatgcgcg tgccacatag gcggtgtcat gccgtaatcc
    29641 ggtgccaaat acggcaccgc cagccacagc ccccagacaa ggccggcaaa caggccgtag
    29701 agacctgcag acaggaaaaa aactcggaat ccttcaccaa aaatacgggt gatgatcgtg
    29761 ggcatttctg ctctcctaga ccgttttgcc acacgtagca gcccggcggc ccggatgact
    29821 taaccaaaat caaaaccgtc gcaaaacatg acccggaaac acctgtttta ttaggaatta
    29881 tttttgcatt tcagtctgtg tacaaacccg tttccgtccc ttccgttgac tttggtcaag
    29941 gataacatct ccgtgatgtt tcagtctcca gcctgcctca ccagcaaatg gagagtgatc
    30001 atgtcacttg gaatcagcta caacaaaact ggccgcgcct ttggggtcgg tttggcgatg
    30061 ctgctgggca gcgtcgctgc accagtcttc gccgaagagc caacattgag cgacgaagcg
    30121 tttgaatcgt ccaaacagct ctatttcgag caatgcgcag gttgccacgg cgttctgcgt
    30181 aaaggcgcca caggcaaaaa ccttgagccc cactggaaga aaaccgcagc cgatggcacc
    30241 gtgaccgaag gcggcaccct cgcgcttggg caggaacgtc ttgaaaagat catcgcctgg
    30301 gggaccgaag gcggcatgaa caacttctcg gacatcatga ccgagcagga aataaaggac
    30361 atggcgacat acattatgat ggaggccccc aagccgcctg agatgtcgct ggaacagatg
    30421 aaagcgacac gcaaggtcta tgtcgaagaa gccgactatc cgaccgaacc gctgcatggc
    30481 cgcaactggg agaacttctt tgtcgtcatc gaacgtgacg taggtaaagt ggccgtgatc
    30541 gacggcgaca ccaaagaagt gctgacacac atcccgaccg gttacgctgt ccacgttctg
    30601 aaagcatccg aacaccacag cactaccgaa ccggaacatc cgggccgctt ctggtacacc
    30661 atgggccgcg acggcaagat gaccaagatc gacctctggc agaagcctga gaatatgttg
    30721 gtttccgagg tcaagattgc ctatgacgcc cgcgatgtgg cagtttccgg cgacggcaaa
    30781 tacgtcatcg gtggtggtta ctggccgccg catttcgcaa tcgttgatgc ccagaccatg
    30841 gaaccggtca aggttgtatc gacacgcggc gtgaacgtgg acggggacta tgtggaagag
    30901 gcccgcgtgg ccgcaatcta caccacaccg aacgagccaa cctggattgt cgcgatcaag
    30961 gaattgggtc agctgtggca ggtcgactat accgacctgg agaacctgcg gatcgacaag
    31021 atcgacagtg ccaagttcct gcatgacggg ttcttcgacc cgacaggccg ttacttccag
    31081 atcgccgcga acgcgtcgaa caagatggtt gtcgtcgaca ccgaaactca caagcttgag
    31141 gcaatgatcg acacggctgc gttgccgcac cccggcccgg gcgccaactg ggttgacccg
    31201 aattgtggtc cggttgccgg tacaacccac cttggtgttg gtgccgtgac agtctggggc
    31261 aacgacccag agaaccgtcc ggacgatgcc tggaaggttt gttacgaagt ggaaaccgac
    31321 ggccccggcc tgtttatccg cacgcacccg aattcggatt acatctgggc tgaccagacc
    31381 aaacatccgg aaccggaaat tcagcagtcc gttcaggtca tctcgaaaga gaccggcgag
    31441 atcgtaaaaa ccatccagat caccgaagat gaaggcagcg ccgctgttca cttcgagttc
    31501 aacgcggatg gtaccgaggt ctgggtttcc aaatggaacc tgtcggattc taaagaaccc
    31561 aacggtcaga tcgtgatctt cgacgccaag acgctggaag aaattggccg catcgaaggg
    31621 ctttatgccc cgaccggcaa gttcaacgtc tacaaccgtt cgaaccacgt cacctgacgg
    31681 gatcgcatcc agaaccggaa agggcgggcc cctcgcccgc cctttcctcg tttgacctat
    31741 cagccaaact caccggcctg ccacacaagg cctgacaaga cagccataac ggagcacgga
    31801 tatgacctcc gaaccggata aaaaaccacc gatctggcgc cggtatttcc tgtggggaat
    31861 gcccgtggcc ggtctcgctg ccgcttttgc tgcaggcatc atcttctggg gcggcttcaa
    31921 cactgccatg gaagcgacca acaccgagaa gttctgtgtc tcgtgtcacg agatgcgcga
    31981 ttatatatac accgaataca ccggcacgat ccacgatgtg aaccgttccg gcgtgggcgc
    32041 ggtctgttca gactgccacg tgcccaagga ctggacccac aagatcatcc gcaaaatcca
    32101 ggcctccaaa gagctttatg gcaaaatggt cgggaccatc agcaccccag agaaattcga
    32161 agccaaacgc atccatctgg cgatgaacga atgggagcgg atgaaggcta ccgactcgcg
    32221 cgagtgccgt aactgccacg atttcgaatc gatgatgccc gaattccaga aaccccgcgc
    32281 ccgtcagcaa cacctgaacg cgatggaaac cggtcagacc tgtatcgatt gccacaaggg
    32341 gattgcgcac tcgaacatcc gggaccgtgc aaccgacgag tatctggaag agttggaagc
    32401 cccgaaccct gcgtttgtcc ggccgatccc gccagaatat ctggccagcc tcgagaagat
    32461 cgaagccttg gaggccgccg aggccgacgc ggaaaaagcc gccaaacaag cccagcaaga
    32521 ggctgttcag gcccagattg cggccgctgt tgacgctgct gtggcggaag aacgcgccaa
    32581 cgctgcggga gaggcctcgg ccgcgcctgc gggcggcggt ggcagcgacg tcgcttccaa
    32641 catcgactgg aatgccgtgg ccagtgcgga cctgaaactg ttctaccccg gtcaggcgtc
    32701 gttcgaatgg gtgcaaaacg gcaagaccca cggcggtgcc cgtccgctga ccaagggggg
    32761 cgatcagtgt tcgacctgtc acgccaagga actggacacc atcggaaaca agatcgttgc
    32821 cggcggcgaa ctggaaccga ccccgatccc gggcaaacgt ggggtgatcg acgcaaccgt
    32881 tcaggcggca catgacgatg aaaaccttta tatccgtctg caatggccgg atgcgggcca
    32941 tagccctgcc ccgttcgttg atggcggcaa aatggacccc gacaaccaga tcaaggtcgc
    33001 catgatgatc accggcacag atattgaact gggtgatcaa gtgggttgct gggcttcatg
    33061 tcacgccgac aacagctaca tgccctttga cccgggtgcg gatgccattg ccgccaatgg
    33121 tgatgtaacg ggacgcctga ccgcgcagga cacagttacc aaatacatca gcgaaagccg
    33181 caccgaggtt gaagtcaagg gccgacgtgg caagcccctg ggtggttggg acaagcttca
    33241 gtctgccgag cagattgagc aatacctggc cgacggtacc taccttgacc tgatgcgggt
    33301 ctatgctgat ggcagtgcaa ccaacggcta tctgctagat cagcgcgtgg tcaatgacgg
    33361 tgaaatcgct gcctcggccg agctttccgg cggaatgtgg actgtcgtgt tcacgcggcc
    33421 gttgaactcc ggtgcgccgg gtgatgtgcc gctggaaccc gggcagacct atacggtcgg
    33481 ctttgcaatc cacgatgact atgccagtgc gcggttccac catgtgacgc tgaacaccag
    33541 cctcgcgctg gacgacgaca gcgcaaatat caacgtggtg aaacagtagc ggatggggcc
    33601 ggaggatccg gccccaatcc tttcagaaag gagattggat catgaaaacc caaagacttc
    33661 ttcctgcact tttgtttctg gcatcaccgg ttcttgcggc cgacgaaggc acagccgcaa
    33721 tctgcgccga ggccgaagaa cgttatgtcg aattgttcga ccaaccatcg tcggccgttg
    33781 aggacgccga agttgtgttg atgtacaaat acaatttctg ccctgccgaa ctgacggtca
    33841 aagcaggaac cacggtccgc tgggtgaacg tggacaaacg caccagccac agcgtgctgc
    33901 tgaaagacgg cagcgaacct gaaagcgacc ggctgtttcc cgaggaaacg gttgatctga
    33961 ccttcctcac cccggggccg caggactatc tgtgcggtcc gcattgggag acacagaaca
    34021 tgatcggaat gatcacagta gatccctgag cagaagcaga catacgggca gaagtaagga
    34081 gcgcggatgc aaatcccgcg ctccttaact tatgtcaagg aggttgaacc gtgaatgcgc
    34141 caacctgccg tcatgacacg cccggttcac ccagcaacgt cccgtaatca cactggattc
    34201 gcgcaggaaa caccgggttc cgacgacatt caggacaagt gagtttgcac atgagcggta
    34261 aggtttttct aattggtgcc ggaccgggtg atccggagct gatgaccctg cgcgccctgc
    34321 ggatgctgca acaggcggat gtggtggtct atgatcgatt ggtttcggac gaaatccttg
    34381 ccatgcacac cgaaggggca cgactcatac ctgtcggcaa agccccgaaa tgccacactg
    34441 tcccacaaga ccgcatcaac gaaatcctgc tggaagaggc ccgcgctggc catactgtgg
    34501 cgcgcctgaa aggcggcgac ccgatgattt ttggccgcgg ttcggaagag gccgcctatc
    34561 tgatggacca cggcgtcgag gtcgaatacg cgcccggaat tacagcggca caaggcgcgt
    34621 cttgttcaac gggcgtgcca ctgacccatc ggggccttgc gacctcggtc caatatgtca
    34681 ccgggcaccg gcaggcagac aaggttctag atctggactg gaaacgtctg gccgacccgg
    34741 attcgacgct ggtggtttat atgggcgttg ccaacatcgg tcagatcgca atgggtctga
    34801 tgaccgaaaa cttgcccgga tcgacccctg ttctggcggt cgccaaggca accacccgcg
    34861 cagaacgccg ccttgtttcc cggctggatc ggttggctgc ggatgtgcgt caggcggaac
    34921 ttgcggcccc taccctgttc atcatcggtc aggtcgtttc gctatattcc gagcgacccg
    34981 tggccgagtt attggaacag gctcatggct aggctaggtc gccaaaatac cgcgccggcc
    35041 cgcaataatc cgcagtcagg atgggccggg cgcaccgttc tgaccatggc cgtgctggtg
    35101 gcaacctcgg caattgccgc cgatacgctg gaccccaacg ctctgaagcg gcttgtccat
    35161 caggattgcg gatcgtgcca cgggttgtct ttgacggggg gcctaggccc cgatttgcgt
    35221 gcgggaactc ttgcacatta cgacgccgaa gttctgaccg gcgtcatcct tgacggaatc
    35281 ccggacaccg cgatgccgcc ctggcgcccc ttgatcacag aagaagaggc cgagtggatc
    35341 gctcgttacc tgctggaacc ggaggcacaa tgaaacagct catcctcggc cttgccgcaa
    35401 cccttatgat gtccactgcg caggcggaac ccaccgccac cggcgacctc gggctggtga
    35461 tcgaacgggc acagggttca gtcctgctgg tcgatcaatc cgagcgcacg gcgctggccc
    35521 ggatcgaagg cttgggcgat ctgtcccatg cgtcgctggt ctattcgccc gacgaacgtt
    35581 tcgcctacgt gttcggccgc gatggaggtc tgaccaaggt cgacattgtc acccgccaga
    35641 ttgccaatcg tgttgtacag gcgggcaacg ccatcggcgg cgcaatctct gacgatggta
    35701 cgctggtggc agtgtccaac tatgaacccg gcggcgtgcg cgtgttcgat gccgatacgc
    35761 ttgaaatggt cgcagacatt ccgaccggca gcaaaaccat cggcctggtt gacgcgcccg
    35821 gtcggcggtt cgtgttcacc atgtgggaca cgggtgagac ctggatagcc gatttttcct
    35881 caggtacgcc ggaaatcacc aaaatccccg atatgggtga aaacccctac gacgctttga
    35941 taacttcaaa tggccggacc tatatcaccg gcctgtttgg cgaagacggc ttaacggcgt
    36001 tggacctctg ggctgacacc ccgcaaccca tccgcgtgct gcccgattac gggcgcgggc
    36061 aagaagagat gcccgtctac aagatgcccc atcttgaagg ttgggcgctg accggtcgtg
    36121 aattcgttct gcccgctgtt ggccatcacg aggtcttgtg gatcaacgcc gataccctga
    36181 ccgagaccgg gcgtacccaa acccatggcc agccggtctt tgcaatggcg cggcccgacg
    36241 ggcggcaagt ctgggtcaac ttcgcccacc cgctgaacga tacgatccag gtcatcgaca
    36301 gtgtcagcaa ggacatcatc cacgaattca aacccggccc cgccgtactg catatggagt
    36361 tcacgccgcg cgggcatgag gtctggatca gcgtccggga tgccaacaag gtcatgatct
    36421 acgacacgca aacatttgaa aaactgcgtg aaatcgaagc ggacagccca tcgggcatct
    36481 tcttcaccgc ccgcgcgcac agaacaggcc tgtaacccat gtgccatatc accgacccga
    36541 tcgatcgcca ccttctggat gatttccagc gcaactttcc agtcaccgaa cgccctttcc
    36601 aagttgtggc cgacacactg aagctcagcg aggccgatgt gatcgaccgg ctggcccgca
    36661 tgcgggcggc aggccggatc acgcgtgtcg gggcgaccat cgcgcccggc gcggtttccg
    36721 caagcacgct ggctgcggtt gcggcacctg agcaccgcat tgaaaagatt gctgccctga
    36781 tcgacgcgga accgggcgtg aaccataact accagcggga agatgattgg aacctctggt
    36841 tcgtcgccac cgggccggat cgcgcacatg tcgacaacac gctggcccgg atcagaaaaa
    36901 aaaccggact tcgcgttctc gacctgcggc tggtgcgccc cttcaacgta gatctggggt
    36961 tccgcatgtc cggtggcgcg cgacgcgttc ccagcgcgcg tcggatcgac cggtcggcca
    37021 tgcaggacgg tgaccgtgat ttgctccagt cactgagctc gggcctgtca cttgtcggtg
    37081 acccttacgc ggcgctggcc cggtcgctgg gtcgagagcc cgaagatgta atgacgcgca
    37141 ttcgctgcct gcacgaggcg ggcatcatct cgcgtttggg cgtcatcgtg cgtcaccgtg
    37201 cactcggatg gtctgccaac gcgatggtcg tctgggacct tcccgccgat cagattgaca
    37261 ctgctggacc ggcccttgcg gcccatcccg ggatcaccct gtgttacgaa cgcaatccgg
    37321 tcgagggggt ctggccttat cggctctatt ccatgatcca cgcccgctcg cggagcgaag
    37381 cgtatgaggt gctggctggc gcgaccgagc ttcaggagct gaccggtgcg cggcacaagg
    37441 ttctgttttc gacccgctgc ttcaaacaga ccggcgcgct gatccaaccg aaggagtccg
    37501 ccgcatgaca ctcgacgcaa ttgatcgcag aatcctgaac aggatgcagg acgacctgcc
    37561 attggtaccg aacccctacg ccgccgtggc agacgcgttg agcatatctg aaagcgattt
    37621 gctgaatcgc ctgtcccgga tgaagaaaga gcgtgtgatt acccggtttg gcccgttctt
    37681 cgacgcagcc gccatggggg gggctttttg cctctgtgcc atggctgttg aacccgagaa
    37741 tttcgaagcc gtcctaacca aagtcaatgc gcaccccgag gtggcccata attatgaacg
    37801 cacgcaccgg ctgaacatgt ggttcgttct ggcgaccgaa acacctgaag ggattgcaac
    37861 agcggccgag gcaatcgaaa gggaaaccgg gatcgccgtc ctgcagttcc ccaaactaca
    37921 ggaatttttc ataggcttcc gggtggcagc atgatcgacg caaaagacag agagatcatt
    37981 gaggctttgc aaggcggcct gccgctggtc cctgccccct atgccagtgt ggccgaaacc
    38041 ctgggcatgg acgaagacgc cttgctttct cggcttgcgg gtctgaaatc gcgcggggtg
    38101 atccgccgta tcgctgcggc acccaaccac tacaagctgg gcatgacgtc gaacggaatg
    38161 accgtgtggg atgtggacga caaccgtgtt gccgaactgg gcgcagaaat cggcgcgctg
    38221 ccctatgtta cgcactgcta tgaacgcccg cgcgccctgc ccgactggcc ctataacctt
    38281 tttgccatgg tccatggttc ggaccggacc gaggtcgaag aaaagcgggc agaaatcacg
    38341 gccattctgg gcgacgcctg ccgcgccaaa gacatccttt attctacacg catcctgaaa
    38401 aaaaccgggt tgcgcctgaa atccaaagag caattgaaag gctgaaacat gttccgcctg
    38461 accgaataca tgcatcaatt ggtcaaaccg acaccggtgc gcaaacggcg tccgggtccg
    38521 gtgaagccgg tggtgatctg gaacctgaca cggcgctgca acctgaagtg ccgccattgc
    38581 tacaccgtct cggcggatgt ggccttcccg ggtgagctca gccacgagca agccatggtt
    38641 acccttgagg atctgggcca gtttcgcgtc ccggccctga tcctctcggg tggggagccg
    38701 ctggaccggt tcgacttctt cgacatcgcg aaacgcgccc gcgatctggt gccgatgctg
    38761 gcgctgtcga caaatggaac gcggatttac gacgaaaccg ctgacatgat cgccgatgtg
    38821 gggttcagct atgtcggcat ctcgctggac gggatcgggg ccacgaacga ttggttccgt
    38881 ggggtcaagg gtgcttttgc cgacgccctg cgcggcgtac gtgaatgcaa gaaacgcggc
    38941 atcaaggttg gtctgcggtt ttgtctgact gaagggaccc agcatcacct gcccgacctg
    39001 ctgaaactgt gtgacgacga gggagtggac aagttttacc tgtcccacct ggtctatgcc
    39061 ggacgtggcg acaagaaccg gggggaggat gccgagcatc tgcgcacccg caagggattg
    39121 gacctgttgt tggagcgcgc atgggaggcg gcctctggag ggcgaccgct ggatatcgtc
    39181 accggcaaca acgacgcgga tgctgggtat tttctgaact gggtacgttc gcgtttcgat
    39241 gcagagaaag aggcgcaagt gcgcgaacat cttgccgcgt ggggtggcaa ctccagcggt
    39301 ctgggtgttg ccaatatcga caatctcggt cgcgtgcatc ccgacactta ttggtccgac
    39361 tacacggtcg gcaacgtgaa gacaaaatcg ttctcagagc tttggaccag tgatgacccg
    39421 atgctggcca tgctgcgcac tcgcccccgc ccgctgaagg ggcgctgtgg cgcctgtcag
    39481 ctgaaggatg tgtgtggcgg caacacccgc attcgcgcct tgcaactgac cggcgatccc
    39541 tgggccgaag atccggcctg ctatctgtca aatcaagaaa tcggcgtgga cgacgcgggc
    39601 gaacgtctgc aggtcacgcc gttccggggg aaacgtcatg atccggcgca tcagttcttt
    39661 tgataatggg cgttctgttc acccagcacc tgtgcgggtg gtgagttctg aagcctccgg
    39721 cgggagtatt tgtaaaaaga tgaagatcgg ggtcttgtgt tcgatcctca gtgtcggggc
    39781 ggcatgggcg gatgcgcctt cagactatgc cgagcattgc gcatcgtgcc acggtgagag
    39841 ccgtctgggc ggtgtgggtc cggcgctgat ccccgagacc ttgaaacgca tgcgcggccc
    39901 ccgtgttgcc gcagtaattg ccgaagggcg ggcggcgaca cagatgccgg ggttttcgca
    39961 tgagcttgac gccctgcaga tcgaggaatt ggcaggttgg ctgaaatcgc cgctggagac
    40021 cgacccggaa tggggtgagg ccgagattat ggccagccgt gctctggacg aggattacac
    40081 atcggttgat gcccctgtct gggacagtga ccccatgaac atcacgctgg tcgttgaaac
    40141 tggcgatcac catgtcagcg ttctggatgg tgacacgttc gaggttctcg accggttcga
    40201 gacacccttt gccgtgcatg gcgggccaaa gttcagcccc gacgggcgat atgtcttcat
    40261 catgtcgcgc gacggctggg tgcagaagta tgacatctgg gcgttgaaac aggtgggtcg
    40321 tgtgcgcgcc ggcctgaaca gccgtaacat cgctatgtca ggcgacggca aatgggtggc
    40381 cgtggcaaat tacctgccta acaccctgac cttgttgtcg acagaggatc tgtcggttgc
    40441 caaggtcatc gagatcaaag gcaagaaggg caagggcagc cgtgtttcgg ccgtgtatca
    40501 ggctccgccg cgcgagagtt ttgttctggc gctgaaagat gtgcccgaga tatgggaggt
    40561 cttttatggc gccaacccgc cgcaatccgg gctgggtcat gacttccgca tcgaagggca
    40621 gttcaagaac cctgacccct tcccggtgcg caagatcacg acgccggact acctggacga
    40681 cttctttttc gatcagagct acgaatacgt catgggtgcg tcccgcgatg gtaaaggcgg
    40741 gcaggtgatc gacctggtca tcggtcagaa agtggccgat ctggacctgc cggggatgcc
    40801 gcatctgggg tcgggcatca catggcagca cggtgataca accgtgatgg ccactccaca
    40861 tttgaccgat ggcaccgtgt cggtgatcga catgcagaca tgggaaaccg tcaagcggat
    40921 caagaccgaa gggcccgggt tcttcatgcg cagccatgag aactcaccct acgtctgggc
    40981 cgacgtgttc tttggaccca acaaggacgc gatgcatgtc atcgacaagc aaagccttga
    41041 aatcataaag actctgcgac ctgctccggg cgaaaccgtg gcccacgtgg aatttaccaa
    41101 ggacggcagc catgcgttgg tttcgatctg ggaggatgac ggcgcggtga tcgtctatga
    41161 tgcgcagacg ctggaggaag ttcgccgtct gccgatgcgc aaaccttcgg ggaaatacaa
    41221 tgtctggaac aagatcacct tctcggaagg caccagccac tgagggcaga tggtcggttt
    41281 ggaaactggc catactgctg tacccggcca ccgcactgac cgtggccatc aacctgtttt
    41341 tgcttggcct gatcctgcac agcgccgggt tcggcgcgat tgaaccagtt ccggcgatcc
    41401 tttggtcgat tcctttaggg attccagcga catggctggc cgggcgctgg ctgcgcgggt
    41461 tgatggacga ggccgatgaa taggtgcaaa atttctcgga cctgacctaa gtcaagtttc
    41521 tgcttgagag aatcccatag ggttcgggaa agaacgccga gttggattct caatgcccac
    41581 cttccgccct ccgcataacc tgtttgatcg cgtgtcccgc gcggtgtgcg gtttggtggg
    41641 catattcctg ttgctgttac aaatgcttgg cccggcactg gcgagttccg gcgacagcat
    41701 gtggatcgag atctgctcgg aggccggggc ggtctgggtt gaggttgatc tggaagaaga
    41761 taccgacgac ccgaccgcgc cctgtccgaa atgcgccgat tgtgcgcttt gcgcggtgac
    41821 gacggcagcg ccgctgccag acctgccgct tgtcgcgcag gccggagatg tgtggtttgt
    41881 acacgttgcg aaccagagcc tgtgcgattt gcacagcccg aaatggctat ggcccgaaac
    41941 ccggggtccc ccgtatttga ccaaagaaga atctgaacgc gccctgcgcg cgtccatggc
    42001 atccacccaa gtaatcggag gtgcgccatg gtcgtaagtc gcgcaatcca tttcctgctg
    42061 gccttcaccc tgtcctgcct gatggcgatc agcgcgcatg ccgacagcct cgccagcttt
    42121 ctgcccgaaa ttgctcctgc cgatctggtt ccagaagccg atgcctttgg tccggtccgc
    42181 gatgacatac ccgttgcccc ggttttgaag gggggcgaaa cggttgcctg ggctttcctg
    42241 acgtctgact tcgtcggcac caccggttat tccggcaaac ccattcacgt ggtggcggcc
    42301 atcgacagtg acgcggttct gaccggtgtg aaactggtca aacactcgga accgatcgtt
    42361 ctgatcggca tccccaattc gcgcatggtc gagctgaccg aaggctatgc cggcctggac
    42421 ctcaagcgtg aggccgaaac cggcggtgaa gggcatgacc tggacatcat ctcgggcgcg
    42481 accgtgacga tcatggtgat cgacgacagc cttgtgcgtg gtggtatcaa agttgcgcgc
    42541 gcgcttggac tgggggggtt gtctccggta aaggccgatg gaccgaaacg cgaagtcgac
    42601 atggcgcagg atgctgtttt cgactggacg acactttcgg gcgacggttc ggtccggcgg
    42661 atgacgctgg atatcggcca ggtgaatgcc gccttcgagg ccaccggaga tcagcgcgcc
    42721 atcagacgcc ccgaacccgg cgagcccgat gataccttca tcgacatgca cgtggcactt
    42781 gtttcggtgc cgtccatcgg caagtcgctg ctgggtgagg ctgaatacca gaacctgatc
    42841 aactggctgg acgaaggcga gcaggccatt ctggtattgg ggcgcggcgc ctatagtttc
    42901 aaaggctcgg gctatgtgcg tggcggcatc tttgaccgaa ttcaattgat ccagggtgac
    42961 agatcggtcc gctttttcga ccgtcaacaa cggcgattgg gggaagttgc agcccctgac
    43021 gcgcccagtt ttaccgagct ggacatcttc aagatcccgg ccgacgccga gtttgacccc
    43081 gccgcaccct tccgcctgca actgctggtg cagcgcgccg tgggtgcggt cgaaaaaacc
    43141 tttctgacct tcgacctggg ctacaagttg ccggaacagt acctgctgcc tgtcgcggcc
    43201 cccgttgttg tcgatgatgc caccggcgag gccgctgcca aggctgcgct gtggaaacgc
    43261 atctggaagg accgcaccgt tgagatcggc gttcttatcg tcatgctgct ggtgctgacc
    43321 gcgactttct tcttccagtt ccacgccacc atgaacgcgc gcgtctttta ctggttccgc
    43381 atcggatatc tgaccatgac cctgtttttc atcggctggt acgccaatgc gcagttgagc
    43441 gtggtgaatc tgatggcgct ggccggaagc ctgcggacgg ggttttcctg ggacgcgttc
    43501 ctgctggacc cgctggtctt cattcagtgg ttcgctgtcg ccgctgcgct gctgttctgg
    43561 gggcgcgggg cctattgcgg ctggctgtgc ccgtttggtg cgctgcaaga gctgacaaac
    43621 aagatcgcgc gcgcgttgaa ggtcccgcaa tggaccctgc cctggggcct gaacgaacgg
    43681 ctttggcctg cgaagtacat gatcttcctc gttctcttcg gcatcagctt tgtctcgatc
    43741 ccgctggccg agaaatacgc cgaggtcgag ccgttcaaga ccgcgatcat tctgaaattc
    43801 atgcgtgact ggccctttgt ggtctttgcg ctggccctgc tggggatcgg gctgttcatc
    43861 gaacggttct actgccgcta cctctgcccg ctgggcggag cgctggcgat ccctgcccgt
    43921 atccgcatgt ttgactggct gcgccgctac cccgattgcg gcagcccctg tcagacctgc
    43981 gccaacgaat gccccgttca ggcgatccac cccacaggtg agatcaaccc gaacgagtgc
    44041 gtcacctgtc tgcattgcca ggtgctctat cagtccgaga cgaaatgtcc cgtcgttatc
    44101 cgccagctaa aacggcgggc caagacaggg tcggtcaacc tcaagacccc tctcggacaa
    44161 ccaccggcga accatccgaa cgccaaaccg caatccgttt cctaaaaaag gaggaacgat
    44221 catgtcggac aatgaaaaca aactgaacat cacacgccgc gggatgctgg gggcaaccgc
    44281 caccggcgcg gtgattgccg ggaccggcct gggctcgacc ctgatgacgg ccaagcaagc
    44341 cagtgctgcc gccaatgccg cgctggaacc gggcgaactg gacgagtatt acggcttctg
    44401 gtcttcgggc cagaccggtg aactgcgcat tatgggcgtg ccgtccatgc gcgaactgat
    44461 gcgggttccg gtgttcaacc gctgctcggc cacgggctgg ggtcagacca acgagtcact
    44521 gaaaatcctg accgagggcc tgctgcccga aaccaaggaa ttcctggccg caaacggcaa
    44581 ggtgacttac gacaacggcg acctgcacca cccgcacatg tccttcaccg atggcaccta
    44641 tgacggccgc tatctgttca tgaacgacaa ggccaacacc cgcgtggccc gcgtgcgctg
    44701 tgacgtgatg aaatgcgaca agatcatcga gatcccgaac gcgcacgaca tccacggcct
    44761 gcgtccgcag aaatacccgc gcaccggcta cgtctttgcc aatggtgagc atgaagcgcc
    44821 gctggtgaat gatggtcaga tcctcgacga tccgtcgcaa tacgtgaaca tcttcaccgc
    44881 catcgacggt gacacgatgg agatcgcgtg gcaggtgatg gtgtcgggca acctcgacaa
    44941 cactgactgc gactatcagg gcaaatacgc cttctcgacc tcgtacaact cggaaatggg
    45001 tatgaacctg gccgagatga ccgagaacga gctggaccac gtggtcgtat tcaacctcaa
    45061 gggcatcgaa gaggcggtgg ccgccgggaa ctatcaggaa ctgaacggcg tcaaggtcgt
    45121 ggacggacgc aaagaggcag gtggcaacct gacccgctat atcccgatcc cgaactcgcc
    45181 gcacggtgtg aacgccgcgc ccgacaagaa gcacatcatg atcaacggta agctgtcgcc
    45241 gaccgtgtcc gtgatcgatg tggagaaagt cgacgcgctg tttgctgaca atgccgatcc
    45301 gcgttccgct atcgttgctg agccgcagtt gggccttggc ccgcttcaca ccgcgttcga
    45361 cggcaagggc aatgcctata caaccctgtt cctggacagt caggtggtga aatgggatat
    45421 cgccaaggcc atcgaagcct atgcaggtgc ggacgtcgat ccgattgtcg acaaggtgga
    45481 tgtgcattat cagcccggcc acaactcgac ctcgatgggc gaaaccgccg aggcggacgg
    45541 caagtggctg atttcgatga ataagttctc gaaagaccgc ttcctgaacg tgggtccgct
    45601 gaagccggaa aacgagcagc tgatcgacat ctcgggcgac aagatgaaag tggtccacga
    45661 cggcccgaca tttgcggagc cgcacgactc gatcatcgtg caccggtcga aagtgaaccc
    45721 ggtcaacgtc tgggatcgca atgacccgat gtgggaagat gcgcgccagc aggccgcggc
    45781 agacggtgtc gatctggagg aaggagccga agaacccatc cgtgacggca acaaggtccg
    45841 cgtttacatg acctcgaccg cgcccgtctt cagcatggag aagttcacgg tcaagcaggg
    45901 cgatgaagtc accatctatg tcaccaacct ggatgacgtg gatgatgtga cccacggtct
    45961 gtgcctgtcg aacttcggcg tcgcgatgga gatcgcacct caggccaccg cctcggtcac
    46021 cttcattgcc gaccgtccgg gcgtgcactg gtattactgc cagtggttct gccacgcgct
    46081 gcacatggaa atgcgcggcc ggatgtttgt tgagccgcgg agcgcataac gatgcgttgg
    46141 tccctgctca taccgctcct gctcggctcg cccctttggg cggcggactg ggatgtgccc
    46201 aaccgggcgg gggccatcaa cgaaacactg gcgcaggcgg cggatggaga caccctccgc
    46261 ctgagccccg gcgtttactt tgaaacgctg gttctggacc ggcccgttac cctcgacggg
    46321 cagggccagg ccaccatcga cgggcaaggc gacggcagcg tcattaccgt gaccgggccg
    46381 ggcgtaacgg tacgcgggct gacggtggtc ggctcgggtt ctgaccatga cggaatcgac
    46441 agtggcatcc agctgaccaa aacggccaat gcgccagtgg tcgaggataa cgtattgctg
    46501 ggcaatctct atggcgtcga cattcacggg gccaagcaca gcatcgtgcg tggtaaccgg
    46561 atcgaagggc gtttggacca gcggatgaac gaccgtggca atggagtcta cgtctggaac
    46621 gcgccgggcg cgcgggtgga agacaacgac attcgctacg gccgcgacgg aatctttgtg
    46681 aactcgtcca agaagaacac cttcacgggc aatttgttcc gcgatctgcg gtttgcggtg
    46741 cactacatgt atgccgacaa ttcggtggtc agcgacaacg tctcaatcgg gaacgatctg
    46801 ggctatgcgg tgatgttcac gaccaatgtg accgtcgcca acaatgtctc gatcggtgac
    46861 cgggaacatg gcgtgatgct gaactacgcc aacaagagca ccatcacagg aaacgtggtg
    46921 aaaggtgcga aagagaaatg caccttcctc tataactcca acaagaacga attcaccgac
    46981 aactggttcc agggttgcgg catcggcatc cactttaccg ccgggtccga gcgcaatcgg
    47041 atcgtcggaa acgcctttgt cggtaaccgg acccaagtga aatacgtttc gaccaaatgg
    47101 gtcgagtggt cagaagaagg gcgcggcaat tactggtccg atttcgccgc gtatgatgtg
    47161 gatggcaacg gtatcgccga tgccccctat cgccctaatg actcgatgga ccatgtgctg
    47221 tggacccaac ccgcagccaa aatgctgctc ggctcgcctg ccgtgcagtt ggtgcgctgg
    47281 tcccaatctg cattcccggc cctgctgccg ggcggcgtga tggacagcaa tccattgatg
    47341 caagcccctg aacccccagc aatgaaaaag gtgcctcatg acggataagg ccctgtcaat
    47401 cgaccatgta cttaaggacc ggggaaaaac ccgcgttctt gacgatatca acctgtctct
    47461 tgccaccggt cagcgcgtcg cgttgctggg ccataacggc gcgggcaagt cgaccctgat
    47521 caaatccatc ctcggcctga cgccgatcca tggcggggct atccggatcg gagacgccac
    47581 ccccggcagc gcacaagcgc ggcgcgagac ggcctatctg cccgaagcgg tctccttcca
    47641 cccggccctg accggacgcg agcaactgac cctgtttgca aagctgtccg gagccaaagc
    47701 cgatgtgccc ggtctgctgg aacgcgtcgg cctgagtgat gcactcgacc gtcggatcgg
    47761 cacctattcc aaagggatgc ggcagcgcct gggtctggct caggttcttc tgggcaggcc
    47821 gaaagtggcc ctcttggacg aaccgacctc ggggctggac ccgatttctc ggcaggatct
    47881 ctacgccatc attgatgaac tggcagcgca aggcacagcg gtcctgattg cgtcccacgc
    47941 gctgaccgag gtcgaggcgc gtaccgaccg cattgccatc atgcgcaagg gccggatggt
    48001 ggccgacgat acgctgacca acctgtccgc cctggcggga cttccgatac gcctgcgggt
    48061 ccgcgccagc gccaaccccg aagcgcttgc cgccgaactg ggcggcaacc ggatcaacgg
    48121 agcatccgtt gagttgctct gtacacctga tgacaagatg gaggccctgc gccgcatcgc
    48181 cgggctgggc gacgcggtgg cggatgtgga aatgacccca cccaagctgg aagacctcta
    48241 tcgccattat gcacaggagg agaggctatg acccgcttcc tcgcaatcac ccgcaccgag
    48301 atgctgatcc tgcgccgcaa ccgctggctg ctggtggcaa cattgatcat ggtgctgttc
    48361 gcgctggccc ttacatttgc aggcagcgcc ccgaccggca cgctgggcgt tgacatgctg
    48421 accgtctcgg tcgcctcgat gacaacgctt tcggtctatc tggcaccgct gctggcgctg
    48481 atgatctcgt tcgacgctat cgcgggggat gtggaccggg gcagcctgtc gctgttgctg
    48541 tcctacccgg cggggcgcgg agaaatcctg ttgggcaagt tcaccgccca tctggccgcc
    48601 ctggcctttg ccatgaccgt cggtttcgga accgccggcg cggtcgccgc cttctttggt
    48661 ggcgcaggcc cggaaagcct gatggcgctg gcgcgcctca tccttacatc catccttctg
    48721 ggcgctgtct ttctggcgct gggatacctg ctgtccgccc tggcaaaggg gtccacggcg
    48781 gcggcaggtc tgtcggccgg gctatggctg gtatttgtcg tcctttatga tctgggcctg
    48841 ttgggggccg tcgtcatgga caagggcggc accttcaccc aatccgtctt tccatgggtg
    48901 atggtggcca acccggccga cgcattccgt ctgtggaaca tcgccgcgac cgaaggcgtc
    48961 gccatggcgt ccggtatgac cggtgcagcg caggccctgc ccgtctgggc cgcacccgcg
    49021 tcgctgctgc tctggccgtt gatcggtttt gcccttgccc gtgcggcatt ccggagggtc
    49081 gagccgtgaa acgcctgtgc ctgattgcgc tgattgctct ggccgcctgc aaggaagagg
    49141 tcgctgtcgt ccccgaacca gtcgacctga ccccggatgc gctgagtttc ttctgccaga
    49201 tgaacatcgc cgaacatggt ggacccaagg gccagattca tctgaatggc tacccagcgc
    49261 cgctgttttt tgcgcaggtg cgcgacatgg tggcctatct gaaaagccct gaacgcgatg
    49321 ccaagatcac cgccgtctat gtcagtgaca tgggcatcgc gacaaactgg cggcaacccg
    49381 gtatttccaa ctggatcgcc gccgatggcg cgactttcgt ggtcggggcc aacgtcgccg
    49441 gtggcatggg cgcacgcgaa gttgttcctt ttggtgatcc cgccgacgcc gatgacttta
    49501 tcaatcggta tggtggcacc gccctgcccc tgtccgacat cccggctgac gaggttctgg
    49561 ggcccgtcga tctggacctg aatctggaga cccccgtatg accgttttgt cccgtcgccg
    49621 tttcctgtcg atttccgcgg cttgcatggc cttgcccgcc ggagccaagg cagccccagt
    49681 cgcccattgg cgtggcaccg cactgggcgc gcgtgccagc ctgcaattgt ccggtctgac
    49741 cgatgacgag gcccgtcctg tgatctctgc catcgaggcg gaactgcaca ggcttgagaa
    49801 cattttcagc ctctatcgcc cggattccga gttgagcagg ctgaaccgtg atgggatgtt
    49861 gaccgctccc gcgccggagt tgctgaacgt gctcagcctg tgttcggcac tgcatgacgc
    49921 atcggatggg gcgtttgatc cgagtgttca acctctgtgg cttgccttgg cctctggtgc
    49981 cgatgaaagc gtgatcagct cggcccggca attggtcggc tggcaccaag tcacagtgac
    50041 ggcagatcat attcttctgc cacaacccgg tgtgtcggct ctgaccctga acggaatagc
    50101 gcagggggcg ataacagatc gtattgccga tctgttgcgg tccatgggcc ttgggaacgt
    50161 tttggtggac atgggcgaga tcgcagccat aggcgccaac gcggatggcc gccactggcg
    50221 tgtcgggttg gccgggccag acggtgcggt tctgaaacgg atcgggatca gcgaccgggc
    50281 ggttgccact tctgcacccg gaggttcgat gctgatgcgc ggtcagggcc acatcctgag
    50341 cccggacgac agcaagccct tgcaccaggc cgtctcggtc tctgcccccc gagcggcgat
    50401 tgcagatggt ctttccacag ccctttgtct gatcccaaag acgcgggttg ataccgtgct
    50461 ggaccgcttt cccggcagtc ggatcgagat gatgatctga tcacaacttt tgattgtggc
    50521 acaaaagttt tggcaaaggg ccgaaggtgt tgtaccactg tgagagtgga tgtttcgctg
    50581 gcaaacaagc agatacttcg gcaaccgctc ttgggcgtgt ctgccttgtt tttgcaagcc
    50641 ggagaaacgg ttccgaaaaa acatgatctg gatcaactcc ggtcttgtga aaatgcgcta
    50701 gcaagcgaat ccgggcagga tcacctgccc ccagaaacgc aggtcagcaa cgcatgagtc
    50761 agccaaccag cagacgcgct tttctcagtg ggcgcatgct ccgcgaaaac cccggtgcca
    50821 tcaggcctcc gggcgcggtg gaaagcaggt ttctggacct gtgcaccgcc tgcggtgatt
    50881 gtctggacgc ctgccccgaa gatgtcatca cgctcagcgc gggtggatac ccgacgctgc
    50941 ggatgacgga cggtgcgtgc acgttctgcg gcgattgcgt ggaggcctgc cagacgggcg
    51001 ccctgatcgc tgatcgcatg gccgactggc cctggcgcgc atctatcgtc gccagcgctt
    51061 gcctgtcact gaacgggatc agttgccgca tttgccagga cagttgcgat gaaggctcga
    51121 tccggttcaa gctgatgcct ggcggcaagg cggaaccggt tctgaatacc gagacctgca
    51181 ccggatgcgg cggctgcgcc acgtcctgcc ccgccgacgc ggtcagattt gaacgccctg
    51241 caaccttaca cccggagaca ctgcaatgaa tatctgcggt tgccttgttc acgttgcccc
    51301 ggacagcacc ggcacagcgc gccaggtcat ggaagacacg ccgggggtcg aggttcacgc
    51361 cgcaaccgac gacggccgct ttgtcgttgt cgtagaagat acgcccgcac gtatggcgtc
    51421 cgagatcatc atggatctgc accagatccc cggagtgatc tctttgacgc tgacctatca
    51481 ccatttcgag gatctcgcgg aaagctatcc gcgtcctgat gccccaagcc aaccgaccag
    51541 caggaggccc atgcaatgac catctctgaa tctcgccgga cttttctaaa agcttcagcc
    51601 gcggcagcca ctgcttcggc cgcaggtatt ccaatggccg ccggacaggc caatgcccag
    51661 gtggcaacgc ctgatattcg ctgggacaag gcggcctgcc ggttttgcgg aacaggctgt
    51721 tcggttctga tcggcaccaa ggatggccgc gtcgtggcca cgcaaggtga cccggacgcg
    51781 ccggtcaacc ggggcctgaa ctgcatcaag ggatatttcc tgtccaagat catgtacggc
    51841 aatgaccgcc tgacaactcc gctgctgcgc aagtcaaacg gcgaatatga caagaacggc
    51901 gaattcgagc cggtcagctg ggacgaagcc ttcgacgtga tggccgccaa gtggaaagaa
    51961 gcgctggcca agaaaggtcc gaccagtgtc ggcatgttcg gttccggtca gtggacggtc
    52021 tgggaaggct atgccgccgc caagctgatg aaggccgggt tccggtcgaa caacatcgac
    52081 ccgaatgcgc ggcactgcat ggcctcggcc gttgtgggtt tcatgcgcac cttcggtatc
    52141 gacgaaccga tgggctgcta tgacgatctg gagcacgcgg ataccttcgt gctgtggggg
    52201 tcgaacatgg ccgagatgca cccgatcctg tggtcgcgcc tgaccgatac gcgcctgacc
    52261 aagccggggt gcgaggtaca tgttctgtcg acattcgaac accgctcgtt cgagctggcc
    52321 gacaacggca tggtgttcaa cccgcagacc gacctggtga tcctgaacta catcgctaac
    52381 tacatcatcc agaacggcgc ggtgaacgag gaattcgtca agaaccacgt caacatcacc
    52441 aagactgcca ccgatatcgg ctatggtctg cgcgacaacc acccgctgca gcaagaggca
    52501 gcgaacccca atgtcggcaa gatggaaccg atcagcttcg aggaatatgc cgaagcggtg
    52561 tcggaataca cgctggaata caccgaggaa ctgtccggtg tgcccgccga aaagcttgag
    52621 aagctggccc agcaatatgc cgatccgaac cgcaaggtca tgagcctgtg gaccatgggg
    52681 ttcaaccagc atacccgtgg gtcgtgggtg aactcgctga tgtacaacgt gcacctgctg
    52741 gttggtaaga tttccgaacc cggcaactcg cccttctcgc tgaccggtca gccctcggcc
    52801 tgtggtacgg cgcgcgaggt cggcaccttt gcccaccgtc tgcccgccga catggtggtg
    52861 acaaatgaca agcaccgcga aatctgcgag accgcatgga acgtgcctgc gggcaccatc
    52921 ccgcccaaac cgggcttcca cgctgtgctg cagaaccgca agttgaagga tggcgatctg
    52981 aacgcctatt gggtgcagtg caacaacaac atgcaggccg cgccgaatat caacgaagaa
    53041 gggtaccccg gctatcgcaa cccggaaaac ttcattaccg tgtcggaccc ctacccaacc
    53101 gtaaccgccc tgtccgccga cctgatcctg cccaccgcca tgtgggtcga gaaggaaggc
    53161 gcctatggca acgccgagcg ccgcacccag ttctggcgac agcaggtcaa ggccccgggt
    53221 gaggccaagt ccgacctgtg gcagctgatg gaattcgcga aacgcttcac cgtcgaggag
    53281 gtctggggcg aggaactgct ggctgccatg ccggaacatc gcggcaagac catgtatgac
    53341 gtgctgtatg ccaacggcaa gatcgaccag tacccgctgt cggaaactgc cgaaggtttc
    53401 gacaacgatg atgccgagca tttcggatac tacgtccaga agggtctgtt cgaggaatat
    53461 gccgatttcg gacgtggcca tgcccacgat ctggcaccat tcgaaatgta ccatcaagcg
    53521 cgcggcatgc gctggccggt cgtggacggc aaggaaacgc tctatcgttt ccgcgaaggc
    53581 tatgacccgt atgtgcccga aggcgcaggc gtgaagttct atggtaagcc tgacggcaag
    53641 gcgagtatca tctttgcgcc gtatgaaccc gcccctgagg agccggatgc ggaatacgac
    53701 ctgtggctgt gcaccggtcg cgtgctggag cactggcatt ccggctcgat gacccgccgg
    53761 gtgcccgaac tgcaccgcgc ctatccggcg gccgtggtct acatgcatcc gcaggatgcc
    53821 aaggatcggg gtctgcgccg tggtcaggag atcgttctgt ccacccgtcg cggcgaagtc
    53881 acaagccggg tcgagacccg cgggcgcaac aaggttccac gtggtctggt cttcatgccg
    53941 tggttcgacg agggccagct gaccaacaag ctgacgctgg acgcgacctg cccgctttcg
    54001 aaggagaccg acttcaagaa atgcgcctgc aaggtcgagc gcgcgtaacc ggcacggatc
    54061 gcgaaggtag tccccatgtc ccttgccggc acacctcttt cgccgcaacg gcgtcgtttc
    54121 ctgcagggaa cggcgcgcgc ggcgggcggc tgcgtggttg caggatcgct gctggcctgg
    54181 ctggcgcgcg atgcgcgcag cctgccggcc gaggccctgc gcccgcccgg tgcgctgccc
    54241 gaagaggatt tcctgtcggc ctgcatccgc tgcgggttat gcgtgcggga ctgcccttac
    54301 gatacgctga aactggcgga actgggctcg gattccggcg ctaccgggac gccttttttc
    54361 accgcccgcg acgtgccgtg cgagatgtgt gacgacattc catgcgtcgc cgcctgcccc
    54421 accggcgcgc tggacccgtc gctggacaac atcgacgatg ccaagatggg cgttgcggtg
    54481 ctggtggatc aggagaattg tctgaactac ctcggcctgc gctgtgatgt ctgctatcgc
    54541 gtctgccccg tcattgacga ggccatcacg cttgagccgt cacacaatac ccgctcgggc
    54601 agccacgcga tctttgcgcc gacggttcat gcggaccgct gcaccggctg cggcgtatgc
    54661 gagaaaagct gcgttttgcc ggaagccgcg ataaaggtgc ttccagcccg tctggcgcgc
    54721 ggcagcgcgg cggatcacta ccgcaagggc tgggaagaaa aggctgccaa gggcgctccg
    54781 ctggtcgagg gcatcattga cctgcccgac cgcctgccgg ggcccggcac cgacaatctg
    54841 gtcacacccg gagggtttgc gcccgaatac aacctgccgg gagtgggaca atgagcgcca
    54901 gcacccagat acctgtgggc caagaggcga tagaggccaa gggctggatc ggcgcgcatc
    54961 gctttttgct gttgcgccgg gcaagccagg tgttctttct ggtgctgttc ctgctggggc
    55021 cgtggtttgg catctggatc gttcagggca acctggccgg atcattgacg ttgggcgttc
    55081 taccgctgac cgatccgctg atcctgctgc aaagcatggt ggcaggccac tggcccgaac
    55141 tgaccgcact gatcggcggg ttgatcgtgc ttgtcactta cgcgctgatc ggtggccggg
    55201 tctattgttc ctgggtttgt ccgatcaacc cggtgactga tgccgccagt tggctgcatc
    55261 ggcgtttgga cttgccgaag ggctggcagc caaagcgcag cacccgtctg tgggttctgg
    55321 cgacagtcct gatcgtctcg ggcctgaccg gcgtgattgc gtgggagatc gtgaatccga
    55381 tcaccatgct gcaccggggc ctgatcttcg gcatgggttt tgtctgggcc atgatcgccg
    55441 cgatctttgt gtttgacctg ctggtcgcac gccatggctg gtgcggtcat atctgcccgg
    55501 tcgggtcttt ctacggcctg atcggcacaa aaagcctgct gcgcgtcagc gccagcaacc
    55561 gcgctgcgtg tgatgattgc atggactgct atgcggtctg cccggaaaac caggtgatct
    55621 cgcctgcgct gaagggcaag ccgggatcta gcccactgat cttgtcgcct gactgcacca
    55681 attgtggccg ctgcattgat gtgtgcgcgg ttgatgtctt caaatttact caccggttcg
    55741 acgaggccct cgtcgcgcct gccgatccag ccgccgcgcc caagccgcgc gccgccagac
    55801 ctatctaagg gagtgccatg atgaatagac caatcctgac aggcggaatt gccctgatcc
    55861 ccgttttgct cctgagtggg tttgctctgg cgcagtccgc tcaggtgaat tcgctacgcg
    55921 gagccgaagt ggatgaacca gtggtcctcg atcaggtcca tcggaatgtc gaaggacgca
    55981 tgcagcggaa ttatcgccag cagccaccgc tgatcccgca ttcgattgaa caataccaga
    56041 tcgacttgcg cacaaatcag tgcctgtcct gtcacgactg gaccaaagcg ggcgagcgca
    56101 acgcaccgac cctttcgatg acccactacc tggaccgcga aggccgtgaa ctggaccgga
    56161 tcgcgggtac gcggtatttc tgcaatcagt gccacgtgcc gcaggccgac actccggcgc
    56221 tggtcgacaa tgaattcgaa ccttcttccg gcaactgatc caacgcatct ttgaaaggag
    56281 caccgatatg gcagactccc ccgaaaatcg cggctggatt ggccgcctct ggaacgcgat
    56341 ctggaccccg gctgtgatgt tcagctcggg ctttctgatt ttggcaggtt ttctggccgg
    56401 tatcttgttc tggggcggtt tccactggac gctggaactg accaataccg aggaattctg
    56461 cacctcgtgc cacacgatgg aaaccaatct gggtgaatac cgcgagacga tccactacaa
    56521 caaccactcg ggcgtccgcg cgatctgttc cgactgccac gtgccgcacg aatggaacca
    56581 caagatcaaa gccaagatca tggcggtcaa ggacgtctat cacgagctgg ccggcaccat
    56641 cagcacaccc gaaaaatatg aagaccatcg tctgagcatg gcttcggcgg tgtggaagaa
    56701 aatgaaggaa tccgacagcc gcgaatgccg caactgtcac aatttcgagt atatggactt
    56761 cacccttcag gaaacccgcg ccgcgtccga gcatcagcgc gccatcgaca ccggcatgac
    56821 atgcatcgac tgccaccagg gcatcgccca cagtctgccg cccaactatc tggaaaccta
    56881 tcaggacatc actgccgaac tggaggaggc gccgcagaac ctgcagcagc atgcctcggc
    56941 aggcagtgac gaaatccggt cgtttctggc caaacgggca gactgagagg agctcgacac
    57001 atgcttgaat tacttggaac catcggtggc aacatcctca gcctgcccgg aattctgggt
    57061 ttggcgcttg gcatgatgac ccgcaagctt tggctgggcg cggtcatggg cggtgtggtc
    57121 ggcgtgctgg agacgctggt ctttgccaaa tggcagtttg cccacgtcga ggtgttggaa
    57181 ctgatgattg ccatcgccgt cggcgtttgc gcgggcgcgg tgggcagtgc catccgcata
    57241 aagggcgcaa ctgcctgatc cgagtcaaac ggcccggcgt ctgaatttct cagagcgccg
    57301 ggccgcaggg ttctggtctt tgacaaagcc accagtcgcc gaaacatgga gatttcacga
    57361 gacttgaacg ggtgctttgc gaatcgaggc gggcgttggt ctaatcgctc acgcttttga
    57421 gaatttgttg atagaacgcg ccctgtgcat cttcaccagt aggtctatcg acccattccc
    57481 aatccaaact cagcgctcct gcgggtacga tttgccgcgc gatctcaggc ggggtggttt
    57541 cgtctgatgt gccggtcttc cagtcgtgaa aggctgatga gtatcgaacg accgctccgc
    57601 tagtcggcaa atcgagcaat ccgccctcgg caaagaacac caacccgtcg cccatttctt
    57661 ccccgatgag tttcagcctg tttcccaaac gatgttttag gatggccaca aacacgatcg
    57721 ctgcggaaaa cgtgaatttg tcgacaagca cgacaacctg cttacttgcg ctttgcgaga
    57781 tcgcatcgat caagggcacc gtgagaagaa aatcgccgcc ggtgtttccg caaacgtcaa
    57841 ttaagagtgc tttttctgag caaccaccca cgcggtccgc tgcatttgag atggctttag
    57901 gcagtgcagt ttcgctcggg tcaaagaaac ttggcaacgt tattgatagc ccaagatcct
    57961 gccagtcctt aatctccaca aaggtctcgg gttcccaggc cggatcagcc ttgccgtgct
    58021 cgtttctcgg gtagagcgtc gatgcaggaa cagtattacc atttgctacc ttcagattgg
    58081 ttatctgccc attttcgtcc ttcacgcgat actcggtcgt actgccgttt gacgaaaagc
    58141 ccaatcgtgc caaagcgtac ggccaagcca gaagaatcgg tccgatgacc cgtttccttt
    58201 ggcaggtccc tgccagaaat ttctgcgcag tggcttggat ttggctcaga gctgctccgt
    58261 tgactgctat caactctcct cgcggtgcgg ttacccctgg caccgcccca atgacttgca
    58321 ctgaacgccc cacgctcacg aacctcagcg gtagcacaga gatcgcatca ttcggaatca
    58381 accgtgtgtg cccattgtcg ggaagtgcca atagacgcat cgcggacaac aaaaaggctt
    58441 caatggagcc ctccaaagcg tatcgtcggc agtcattaac gcagttgtct atgacggcct
    58501 tctcgacccg ccgaaagctg ggatcggttg gcagggcggt ttccagaatt tgcttcaggt
    58561 cttccgtcag cgacatggtt cacagtgggc atagccgctc gtcaatgtcc agattgtgtc
    58621 caaagcgggt attctctgcc agcaaaggtg catggtgcga aacgaccttt tggaggcacg
    58681 caccacaccg cagcacgaac agcgcgcgat ccgtgcgtcg tgtgttcaga accttatcag
    58741 ttccagcgcg tacccgtctg gtagggtttc gacatccgcc gggatcacgg ccaacccgtc
    58801 cgcctgcgcc agcaacgcca cgcgcccgct gtaggacggt gccatcaggt gcaggcgcgg
    58861 cctgccgtcc ggagctgtgc cccggatctg caccgggcga aattcctgcc gcccgggatg
    58921 acgccgcagc ggttccgcca gcaccgcctg ttcggcaaca agcgggcttg gattcagacc
    58981 ggcgcgccgt gccatcatcg gcgacccgat gatttgccag gtaacgtagg cggaaaccgg
    59041 attgcccggc agcccgatat aaagcgcatc gccgtgacgt ccgaacatga tcggcttgcc
    59101 cggtttcatg gccactttca tcacatccgt ctgaccgccg atttcggcaa acaggcgcgg
    59161 catgtgatct tcgtcgccaa cggaaacgcc gccggttgtg acgatcagat cggatgtgtc
    59221 gcaggcctgc cgcaagacct gttccagcaa atccgggtca tcctcgaccg ggccgatgtc
    59281 cgtcaggtcg atccagcgct tgtccagcag cgcccgcagc atataacggt tcgagttgta
    59341 aatctggccg gggccaaggt cttctccggg ctggcgtaat tcgctgccgg tcgagaagat
    59401 ggtgatcttg agcttgcggt ataccttgac ctggccaaac ccggctgatg ccagcgccgc
    59461 gacctcgcgc gcgccaatct cgcagccgcg acgcaggatc agtgcccccg ctttcaggtc
    59521 ctcacccgcg cggcggatat gctgttcggc ggtcgggcga cttgagaagc ggataccgtc
    59581 ttctgtgacc tcgcaatcct cctgcatcag aatggcatcg aagtcattcg gcaccggcgc
    59641 accggtaaag atacgcaagg cgcttcctgc gggtgcctga tgcgcgccac tgtccccggc
    59701 ggccacgcgc ccggcgacgg gcagatcaaa gaccggcccc gcgcccagat cgcgagtgcg
    59761 gatcgcgtag ccatccatgg cggagttgtc gaaggcgggc atgtcggtct tgctgaggca
    59821 atcctcggcc agaacccggc caatcgcctc agtcaacggt acggactttg tttcgacaat
    59881 cggattggcg gcggccagcc cccgtgtcag ggcgtccgcc acggacacgt acatgtgggc
    59941 gtgccggtcg caggcgcatc catcagccat ctgtgtttct ccgggctcag ccgaatgcaa
    60001 ggacaacccc ggcaaatcag cgtcaacact gttcataatc ggacgggtcg caacccggcc
    60061 aacaaaccgc gcccaatgga caccgagacc cgagcgctgt ccttgacata ggtcacagtt
    60121 cgtcgccact tgcctgaaca cgtcccccat gcccatgctg tgattgtcgg tctgcgccag
    60181 aatcccggcc gacccccgca gcctattggc taaattgcgt agtccccgca aatcatcagc
    60241 aggtgatcac cgggtgagac caaagggttt cgacgcgtga cgcaaacgac tccgtcctgc
    60301 tgggtcgtca atgacgcagg tgggtgcccg atgttgtgta tgtcatacaa ggtcgcaacg
    60361 acctgtcctt tgccgacctc gtcaccaagc tgcacgtgaa ggtcaatcaa cccctcaaaa
    60421 ttactggtga catgcgagca gtctgcaccc acatcaacaa aacgggtcat ggcagcttcc
    60481 gcgggttccg tcatgacctc atcgactgcg aaaagcccta ggttagacag aacacggcag
    60541 cagcccgacc agccaatctg gaaagagcgg gtggtcatcg tgcccattcc cccaagctcg
    60601 caggacagga attttttgcc ctgacgatag gcttccgagt cgaaatctgc accctcgtcg
    60661 gacattcgac ttaccattgt gaaatcggca ccaaattggc gcgcaagatc aatattgtct
    60721 gcattcagcg ccgcatcatt ccccaggcaa acgaacgcac agtcaatgta acgggtcgcg
    60781 gttccgcctg agtgaaaatc cagaatgatg tcggattgcg ggatcaactc ctgtgacacg
    60841 aaccgggcaa tggcagccgt cggtccggga gcatgtgtcc cggggaacgc ccggttcata
    60901 tttccctgat ccagtggcga cacacgggta cgcgcacgca cggcaggcgc attcaatgcc
    60961 ggcagcgcaa tgatgcgccc gttcagctgc tccggctcga gctctctcag catccggtga
    61021 aggacaagct gcccttcgta ctcgtcccca tggttgccag ccgtcagcaa caccgtgggc
    61081 ccggccgcac cgcacaacac gccaatggga acgcgaatgg tgctgaaagc aagcgcattg
    61141 ttggacaggg tcacgtcgat gaaaccggtc cgtttgcccg gacttacaag atcaagcgag
    61201 catcggaccg ggcaattctg aaccatcgag gcaccttctt tgaatgtcac gtttgtcagc
    61261 ggcttcaaat tcgaccactg cgcgtatgct ctcatcttta tggttgagat caaagccttc
    61321 gttgatctga tcttgcattg gtccatcagt gatcatcgga tcgctttttt ggccaatcaa
    61381 caattcgggg cgcgcgcgcc tgaacagaaa ctccccgggg tgccgctctt cgccaaatcc
    61441 gatctgtggc cagctcgaac ggccgggttg gtgtccacct atgttgctta aggcctatag
    61501 gtgaaagccg tcggtcatgg cgccgcttct tgtgttcata cctgaattgg atctgttttc
    61561 ttcagacgcc aagttgggta gcctgcatca caactcagtt tttctaaact ttatcaaacg
    61621 gtaaatatgc gtcgaaaccc tctcccctcc ctccgggctt tgcaaacatt cgaagtg
//
