# Supplementary material for: Decoding coral resistance to eutrophication through the association of hyper‑efficient denitrifiers as key microbial allies
Source: Nat Commun. 2026 May 19;17:3938. doi: 10.1038/s41467-026-72571-w (PMC13187470; doi:10.1038/s41467-026-72571-w)
Supplement: Supplementary file 21 — Source Data [file 41467_2026_72571_MOESM21_ESM.zip › Source Data/FigureS6/J9_denitrification.gbk]

LOCUS       contig00003            61818 bp    DNA              UNK 01-JAN-1980
DEFINITION  Genus species strain strain.
ACCESSION   contig00003
VERSION     contig00003
KEYWORDS    .
SOURCE      .
  ORGANISM  .
            .
FEATURES             Location/Qualifiers
     CDS             971..1417
                     /locus_tag="J9_01226"
                     /inference="ab initio prediction:Prodigal:002006"
                     /inference="similar to AA sequence:UniProtKB:P07625"
                     /codon_start=1
                     /transl_table=11
                     /product="Cytochrome c-551"
                     /db_xref="COG:COG3474"
                     /translation="MSKPPLAAVLLTIALTTQVAAAGDPATGEKLYNRCSSCHAIIKDG
                     EVLVKGGITGPNLYGVVGRVAGSENDYRYGSERLPIGMFTDDMIRAGEEGLVWTEDNIA
                     AYSKDPIRFIQDYLDDESARPNMSVKLKKGAEDIAAYLATFSPQ"
     gene            971..1417
                     /locus_tag="J9_01226"
     CDS             complement(1437..2048)
                     /gene="paiB"
                     /locus_tag="J9_01227"
                     /inference="ab initio prediction:Prodigal:002006"
                     /inference="similar to AA sequence:UniProtKB:P21341"
                     /codon_start=1
                     /transl_table=11
                     /product="Protease synthase and sporulation protein PAI 2"
                     /db_xref="COG:COG2808"
                     /translation="MHPNPMFRAEDRARHIEFARDRAFGVLAVSTGGAPLLSHVPFLLS
                     EDGTVAELHLVRSNPIVRALRDPQQAKIAVQGPDGYISPDWYDIEDQVPTWNYVAVHLS
                     GVLELCPQDDLLDLLQRQSAFYERRLLPKPPWVTDKMSTEALAKMLRMIVPCRMQVDDL
                     QGTWKLGQNKAEAVRAAAASHVADGFGSETGQLAALMHKA"
     gene            complement(1437..2048)
                     /locus_tag="J9_01227"
                     /gene="paiB"
     CDS             2377..2817
                     /gene="ribH2"
                     /locus_tag="J9_01228"
                     /EC_number="2.5.1.78"
                     /inference="ab initio prediction:Prodigal:002006"
                     /inference="similar to AA sequence:UniProtKB:Q2YKV1"
                     /codon_start=1
                     /transl_table=11
                     /product="6,7-dimethyl-8-ribityllumazine synthase 2"
                     /translation="MTHTRFAFIKANWHSDIVDRALEGFLQLIPAEQVDVFDAPGAFEM
                     PLLARDLAQTGQYAAIACAAFVVDGGIYRHDFVAQAVVDGLMRAGLDSGVPVLSVSLTP
                     HQYQETDHHNAIYRVHFVKKGREAAQAALSITKTRQSLKAGL"
     gene            2377..2817
                     /locus_tag="J9_01228"
                     /gene="ribH2"
     CDS             2962..4062
                     /gene="aroC"
                     /locus_tag="J9_01229"
                     /EC_number="4.2.3.5"
                     /inference="ab initio prediction:Prodigal:002006"
                     /inference="similar to AA sequence:UniProtKB:P12008"
                     /codon_start=1
                     /transl_table=11
                     /product="Chorismate synthase"
                     /db_xref="COG:COG0082"
                     /translation="MSMNSFGHLFRVTTWGESHGPALGATVDGCPPGVEIDESMIQRWL
                     DKRKPGQNKFTTQRREPDQVKILSGVFEGQTTGTPVQLMIENTDQRSKDYGDIMDKFRP
                     GHADITYWQKYGIRDYRGGGRSSARETASRVAAGGLAREAIKQIAPNVQITGYMTQIGP
                     HKIDRSNFDWSQIEQNPFWTPDAQAAQDWAAYLDELRKSGNSVGAVVEVVARGVPAGLG
                     APVYAKLDTDLAAAMMSINAVKGVEIGEGMAAAELTGEANADEIFMGQNGPQYSSNHAG
                     GILGGISTGQDVVVRFAVKPTSSILTTRKTITKSGEETEIITKGRHDPCVGIRAVPVGE
                     AMMACVILDHLLLHRGQIGENRGHIG"
     gene            2962..4062
                     /locus_tag="J9_01229"
                     /gene="aroC"
     CDS             4046..4708
                     /gene="yedJ"
                     /locus_tag="J9_01230"
                     /inference="ab initio prediction:Prodigal:002006"
                     /inference="similar to AA sequence:UniProtKB:P46144"
                     /codon_start=1
                     /transl_table=11
                     /product="putative protein YedJ"
                     /db_xref="COG:COG1418"
                     /translation="MDISADLRTRLRRTVAQRMQTDPAHDLAHLDRVWVNAQAMADEQT
                     DRSVLLAACYLHDLVNLPKDSPDRHLASRQSAAESESILAQLGFSSAQISATQHAIAAH
                     SYSAQIPPETPEAQILRDADRLDALGAIGIARTFSVSGALGRVLYDPADPFADTRPLDD
                     LRFSLDHWKVKLLNLPDEILTDTGRQIARHRADRMIRFLEEFGDEIGHPLPDHWKST"
     gene            4046..4708
                     /locus_tag="J9_01230"
                     /gene="yedJ"
     CDS             4762..5697
                     /gene="cntI_1"
                     /locus_tag="J9_01231"
                     /inference="ab initio prediction:Prodigal:002006"
                     /inference="similar to AA sequence:UniProtKB:Q9HUX6"
                     /codon_start=1
                     /transl_table=11
                     /product="Pseudopaline exporter CntI"
                     /translation="MAKSLTSHRPMLAVGLKLAALMLFTSMSALVKALSEDFPPGELVF
                     FRSLFAIPVIIAWLMWRGELAQGFVVKKPMGHFWRGVLGTSAMGLTFTGLSLLPLPEVT
                     AIGYATPIFTLILAALMLGERIRMIRIGAVALGLLGVLIMIWPRLGSTQMELAATIGAL
                     CVLTATVARAFVQIHIRQLVKVDHPAAIVFYFSMTATLLSALTVFWGWKMPTLNQALIL
                     ITIGLIGGVAQILVTSSYRFGQASMLAPYDYATMLFAIVIGYVWFDELPTVAILAGAAL
                     VIAGNIVVVWREHQLGLERGKARALTDHKP"
     gene            4762..5697
                     /locus_tag="J9_01231"
                     /gene="cntI_1"
     CDS             5755..6354
                     /gene="cobO"
                     /locus_tag="J9_01232"
                     /EC_number="2.5.1.17"
                     /inference="ab initio prediction:Prodigal:002006"
                     /inference="similar to AA sequence:UniProtKB:P29930"
                     /codon_start=1
                     /transl_table=11
                     /product="Corrinoid adenosyltransferase"
                     /translation="MSDAQDHKEKMQKVQAEHRKKVSEATDPGRGLVLINTGKGKGKSS
                     AAFGVVIRALGWGQKVAVVQFIKGKWKTGERRFFEDRDLVTWHTMGEGFTWDTQDRERD
                     IAAANAAFDKACALMASGEYDLVVLDEINIALRYEYLSVDQVIEGLKARSDKTSVFLTG
                     RDAPQALRDYADLVTEMTVEKHPFQAGIKAQRGVDF"
     gene            5755..6354
                     /locus_tag="J9_01232"
                     /gene="cobO"
     CDS             complement(6474..6839)
                     /locus_tag="J9_01233"
                     /inference="ab initio prediction:Prodigal:002006"
                     /codon_start=1
                     /transl_table=11
                     /product="hypothetical protein"
                     /translation="MSLRFVTRTVHAYLDYPVAIALMVLPFVLGLGQSNPLALWLSVVT
                     GVAAFVLTVLTDHHLGIWRVLPYKFHLAVDLIVGITFLLAPSLLGFTGIDALFYWLNGA
                     AVVVVISLSAPEQTATA"
     gene            complement(6474..6839)
                     /locus_tag="J9_01233"
     CDS             complement(6951..7901)
                     /locus_tag="J9_01234"
                     /inference="ab initio prediction:Prodigal:002006"
                     /inference="similar to AA sequence:ISfinder:IS4811"
                     /codon_start=1
                     /transl_table=11
                     /product="IS5 family transposase IS4811"
                     /db_xref="COG:COG3039"
                     /translation="MLDLLSDILTRLSLRGTFYFRTSFTPPFGVQVPGFENVARFHFVQ
                     RGELKVHVPASGETLRLKQGDLILIPHGAPHALLCNEVRPFDALPLEQVLQISGYKGDG
                     VLVYGGPDEERDTQLICGHFSFTGPAGRNGTGHMLIDRLPPYILIQNYGEEAGSWIEAT
                     LRMIGSEVSGARIGGDLIALKLSEVLFAQAIRAYLEHQSPDDAALAGFADPRISRALTA
                     FHQSPAQDWSVATLAREAAMSRTAFAQLFAEKMGTTPMQYLTDWRMQIACHGLTESRWN
                     VADAAAEVGYASEAAFSRVFKKQVGVSPAAYRAMH"
     gene            complement(6951..7901)
                     /locus_tag="J9_01234"
     CDS             complement(8017..8883)
                     /gene="ilvE_2"
                     /locus_tag="J9_01235"
                     /EC_number="2.6.1.42"
                     /inference="ab initio prediction:Prodigal:002006"
                     /inference="similar to AA sequence:UniProtKB:O86428"
                     /codon_start=1
                     /transl_table=11
                     /product="Branched-chain-amino-acid aminotransferase"
                     /db_xref="COG:COG0115"
                     /translation="MAGYDDRDGVIWMDGKLVDWREANVHILSHAMHYASSVFEGERAY
                     NGKIFKSREHSERLIASAEALDMPIPYTLDQIEAAKQEALKASGLQDAYIRALVWRGSG
                     EDMGVASAKNPVRMAVAVWPWGAYYGDAKMQGAKLDIAEWKRPSPETIPVHAKAAGLYM
                     ICTISKHKAEAKGCSDALFMDYRGYVAEATGANVFFVKDGEVHTPLADCFLNGITRQTV
                     IQMLKDKGITVHERRIKPEEMADFEQCWLTGTAAEVTPVGQIGDYTFEVGDLTREIAED
                     YEKLVRS"
     gene            complement(8017..8883)
                     /locus_tag="J9_01235"
                     /gene="ilvE_2"
     CDS             9041..9553
                     /locus_tag="J9_01236"
                     /inference="ab initio prediction:Prodigal:002006"
                     /codon_start=1
                     /transl_table=11
                     /product="hypothetical protein"
                     /translation="MSEIRPAPIFGGESLLFLTDEQLRQGIEAMFFAYRGFTADPDRIL
                     SDMAYGRAHHRAIHFINRAPGTTVNNLLGILGVTKQSLNRVLRTLIEDGLVESRVGKVD
                     KRERHLFLTDKGKALEATLSDAQRARMRAAFKDAGPEAVAGFRKVLEAMMDADMRRAYT
                     KLRDTTS"
     gene            9041..9553
                     /locus_tag="J9_01236"
     CDS             9550..10251
                     /gene="ompR_2"
                     /locus_tag="J9_01237"
                     /inference="ab initio prediction:Prodigal:002006"
                     /inference="similar to AA sequence:UniProtKB:P0AA16"
                     /codon_start=1
                     /transl_table=11
                     /product="Transcriptional regulatory protein OmpR"
                     /translation="MSDMDAHLLIVDDDERIRDLLKKFLMRSGFLVTAARDAAHARRVL
                     SGLDFDLIVMDVMMPGEDGVSLTKALRDTHTTPILLLTAKGETEHRIAGLEAGADDYLA
                     KPFEPKELLLRINAILRRMPETPAQEAATKILTLGPIRYDIERGEMWQGDDPVRLTATE
                     SQLMKIFSAQPGEPISRAKLVEDLGRDKGQAQERAVDVQITRLRRKIEQDPKQPRYLQT
                     VRGAGYMLAPD"
     gene            9550..10251
                     /locus_tag="J9_01237"
                     /gene="ompR_2"
     CDS             10320..11246
                     /gene="hdaH"
                     /locus_tag="J9_01238"
                     /EC_number="3.5.1.-"
                     /inference="ab initio prediction:Prodigal:002006"
                     /inference="similar to AA sequence:UniProtKB:Q70I53"
                     /codon_start=1
                     /transl_table=11
                     /product="Histone deacetylase-like amidohydrolase"
                     /translation="MTTALLTHADCLAHVTPDGHPERVARLEHILHALEGLELKRVTAP
                     LAADDDLLRVHPESHIREIQSTRPAEGFAQIDGDTFMSPGSVDAAYRAAGAALRAVDLV
                     LGGEASNAFCAIRPPGHHAESETAMGFCLFGNAALAAKHALDHHGLNRVAVVDFDVHHG
                     NGTQDLLWDEARALVITSQQMPLWPGSGRPDETGAYETVLNMPLAPGSGGAEMRAAYEA
                     EAFPRLRAFRPELIIISAGFDAHQDDPLANLNWSTGDFAWITAELCRIADEVCEGRIVS
                     TLEGGYDLNALAAATRAHVEELMKAAK"
     gene            10320..11246
                     /locus_tag="J9_01238"
                     /gene="hdaH"
     CDS             11243..11485
                     /gene="xseB"
                     /locus_tag="J9_01239"
                     /EC_number="3.1.11.6"
                     /inference="ab initio prediction:Prodigal:002006"
                     /inference="protein motif:HAMAP:MF_00337"
                     /codon_start=1
                     /transl_table=11
                     /product="Exodeoxyribonuclease 7 small subunit"
                     /translation="MTDTPVEQMTFEQAMKELEAVVGQLERGDVALDQSIALYERGAAL
                     KKRCEDELKRAEEKVAAITLDASGQPTGTTPVEGQ"
     gene            11243..11485
                     /locus_tag="J9_01239"
                     /gene="xseB"
     CDS             11486..12352
                     /locus_tag="J9_01240"
                     /EC_number="2.5.1.10"
                     /inference="ab initio prediction:Prodigal:002006"
                     /inference="similar to AA sequence:UniProtKB:Q08291"
                     /codon_start=1
                     /transl_table=11
                     /product="Farnesyl diphosphate synthase"
                     /translation="MFHEQLAQDAARIQDQFDVILGALDDLDVTRAMAYATEGGKRLRG
                     FLVLESARLHGIDASRAIWPATGIEALHAYSLVHDDLPCMDDDDLRRGRPTVHVKWNEG
                     IAVLAGDALQTLAFELCARPEVGNAEIRADLTLTLAKASGAQGMVLGQALDIAAETAAA
                     PLTLDEITRLQAGKTGALIEWSACAGARLAQADPAPLRQYAQALGLAFQIADDILDVEG
                     DAEKAGKRLQKDAEAGKATFVSLLGLDAARSRAAELVEHACAALDVYGAPAETLKQAAR
                     FVIARDS"
     gene            11486..12352
                     /locus_tag="J9_01240"
     CDS             12369..14297
                     /gene="dxs_2"
                     /locus_tag="J9_01241"
                     /EC_number="2.2.1.7"
                     /inference="ab initio prediction:Prodigal:002006"
                     /inference="similar to AA sequence:UniProtKB:Q9KGU7"
                     /codon_start=1
                     /transl_table=11
                     /product="1-deoxy-D-xylulose-5-phosphate synthase"
                     /db_xref="COG:COG1154"
                     /translation="MSDRPNTPLLDLVNRPADLKQFSDAQLHQVAAELRAETISAVSVT
                     GGHLGAGLGVVELTTALHAVFDTPRDKIIWDVGHQCYPHKILTERRDRIRTLRQKDGLS
                     GFTKRSESPYDPFGAAHSSTSISAALGFAVARDLGGVTSEGLGDAIAVIGDGSMSAGMA
                     FEAMNNAGHLKKRLIVILNDNEMSIAPPVGALSSYLSRIYAEEPFHDLKAAAKGAVSLL
                     PEPFREGAKRAKEMLKGMAVGGTLFEELGFSYIGPIDGHDMDQLLPVLRTVRARATGPI
                     LIHVLTKKGKGYAPAEQARDKGHATAKFDVVTGEQKKAPSNAPSYTSVFGKTLVEEAAR
                     DDKIVAVTAAMPDGTGLNLFAERYPSRCFDVAIAEQHGVTFAAALAAGGMKPFCAMYST
                     FLQRGYDQVVHDVAIQRLPVRFAIDRAGLVGADGATHAGSFDVAYLANLPGMVVMAAAN
                     EAELMHMVATAAAHDDGPIAFRYPRGEGVGVDLPERGEVLTIGKGRLIQKGARVALLSF
                     GTRLAEVQKAAEALAARGITPTIADARFAKPLDRDLILDLATKHEALITIEEGAIGGFG
                     SHVAQLLAEEGLFDAGLKYRSMVLPDIFIDQASPADMYAVAGMNAKQIEAKVLSVLGIA
                     TIGEKRA"
     gene            12369..14297
                     /locus_tag="J9_01241"
                     /gene="dxs_2"
     CDS             14503..15012
                     /gene="napF_1"
                     /locus_tag="J9_01242"
                     /inference="ab initio prediction:Prodigal:002006"
                     /inference="similar to AA sequence:UniProtKB:P0AAL0"
                     /codon_start=1
                     /transl_table=11
                     /product="Ferredoxin-type protein NapF"
                     /db_xref="COG:COG1145"
                     /translation="MNKLASRRAFLRGKLRMDKSAIRPPGAEDAEFYDLCTQCDECQEA
                     CPEDIIRFDAQGWPVVKLDVGPCTFCGDCANACPTGALNPEHVADWPWRATVSASCLSM
                     NGVSCRICQDVCDHRAIRFRLQTGGRAEPVLDTDSCTGCGACASACPAGSVSFERHTPP
                     TQEVAL"
     gene            14503..15012
                     /locus_tag="J9_01242"
                     /gene="napF_1"
     CDS             15009..15281
                     /gene="napD"
                     /locus_tag="J9_01243"
                     /inference="ab initio prediction:Prodigal:002006"
                     /inference="protein motif:HAMAP:MF_02200"
                     /codon_start=1
                     /transl_table=11
                     /product="Chaperone NapD"
                     /translation="MNICGCLVHVTPETTQSAKAAIAATNGAEIHAAAEDGRLVVVVED
                     TPEKLASETIMDLHQIPGVISLTLTYHHFEDLAETRPHLNASRQI"
     gene            15009..15281
                     /locus_tag="J9_01243"
                     /gene="napD"
     CDS             15299..17791
                     /gene="napA_1"
                     /locus_tag="J9_01244"
                     /EC_number="1.9.6.1"
                     /inference="ab initio prediction:Prodigal:002006"
                     /inference="similar to AA sequence:UniProtKB:P33937"
                     /codon_start=1
                     /transl_table=11
                     /product="Periplasmic nitrate reductase"
                     /db_xref="COG:COG0243"
                     /translation="MTISESRRTFLKSTAAAATASAAGLPLATGQANAQAATPDIRWDK
                     AACRFCGTGCSVLVGTKDGRVVATQGDPDAPVNRGLNCIKGYFLSKIMYGKDRLTTPML
                     RKTNGEYDKNGEFEPVSWDEAFDVMAAKWKEALAKKGPTSVGMFGSGQWTVWEGYAAAK
                     MMKAGFRSNNIDPNARHCMASAVVGFMRTFGIDEPMGCYDDFEHADTFVLWGSNMAEMH
                     PILWSRLTDTRLTKPGAEVHVLSTYEHRSFELADNGMVFAPQTDLAILNYIANYIIQNG
                     AVNEEFVKNHVNITKTATDIGYGLRDNHPLQQEAENPNVGKMDPISFEEYAEAVSEYTL
                     EYTSELSGVPAAQLERLAQQYADPNRKVMSLWTMGFNQHTRGSWVNSLMYNVHLLVGKI
                     SEPGNSPFSLTGQPSACGTAREVGTFAHRLPADMVVANDKHREICETAWNIPAGTIPPK
                     PGFHAVLQHRKLKDGDLNAYWVQCTNNMQAAPNINEEGYPGYRNPENFIAVSDPYPTVT
                     ALSADLILPTAMWVEKEGAYGNAERRTQFWRQQVKAPGEAKSDLWQVMEFSKRFTVEEV
                     WGEELLATMPEHRGKTMYEVLFANGSVDQFPLSETAEGFDNDESEHFGFYVQKGLFEEY
                     ANFGRGHAHDLAPFETYHQARGLRWPVVDGKETLYRFREGYDPYVPEGAGVKFYGKKDG
                     KASIIFAPYEPAPEEPDAEYDLWLCTGRVLEHWHSGSMTRRVPELHRAYPAAVVYMHPE
                     DARERGLRRGQEIVLSTRRGEVTSRVETRGRNKVPRGLVFMPWFDEGQLTNKLTLDATC
                     PLSKETDFKKCACKVERA"
     gene            15299..17791
                     /locus_tag="J9_01244"
                     /gene="napA_1"
     CDS             17819..18637
                     /gene="napG"
                     /locus_tag="J9_01245"
                     /inference="ab initio prediction:Prodigal:002006"
                     /inference="similar to AA sequence:UniProtKB:P0AAL3"
                     /codon_start=1
                     /transl_table=11
                     /product="Ferredoxin-type protein NapG"
                     /db_xref="COG:COG1145"
                     /translation="MSRVGSPLSPQRRRFLQDSARAAGGCVAAGSLLAWLARDARALPA
                     EALRPPGALPEKDFLSACIRCGLCVRDCPYDTLKLAELGVDAVATGTPYFTARDIPCEM
                     CDDIPCVAACPTGALDPGLDNIDDAKMGVAVLVDQENCLNFLGLRCDVCYRVCPVIDEA
                     ITLETEHNARSGSHAIFIPTVHADRCTGCGVCEKSCVLPEAAIKVLPARLARGSSADHY
                     RKGWEEKEAKGAPVVEGIIDLPDRLPGPGTDNLVAPGGFEPTFNLPEVTQ"
     gene            17819..18637
                     /locus_tag="J9_01245"
                     /gene="napG"
     CDS             18634..19551
                     /gene="napH"
                     /locus_tag="J9_01246"
                     /inference="ab initio prediction:Prodigal:002006"
                     /inference="similar to AA sequence:UniProtKB:P33934"
                     /codon_start=1
                     /transl_table=11
                     /product="Ferredoxin-type protein NapH"
                     /db_xref="COG:COG0348"
                     /translation="MTARAHMPLGQEAIAAKGWLGAHKYLLLRRASQLLFLVLFLLGPW
                     FGIWIVQGTLAGSLTLGVLPLTDPFVFLQSLIAGHWPELTAAIGAVIVLVAYALIGGRV
                     YCSWVCPINPVTDGAHWLHRKLGLQKGWQPKRGTRLWIMATVLIVSGLTGAIAWELVNP
                     ITMLHRGLIFGMGFVWAMVAAIFLFDLFVSRHGWCGHVCPVGAFYGLVGQKAMLRVSAA
                     NRAACDDCMDCYAVCPENHVISPALKGNGNDTPLILSPDCTNCGRCIDVCAEDVFKFTH
                     RFDALTVAPPEPTAAPQPRASRPF"
     gene            18634..19551
                     /locus_tag="J9_01246"
                     /gene="napH"
     CDS             19564..19998
                     /gene="napB"
                     /locus_tag="J9_01247"
                     /inference="ab initio prediction:Prodigal:002006"
                     /inference="similar to AA sequence:UniProtKB:P0ABL3"
                     /codon_start=1
                     /transl_table=11
                     /product="Periplasmic nitrate reductase, electron transfer
                     subunit"
                     /db_xref="COG:COG3043"
                     /translation="MKKPILVGLALIPPLLLGGLALAQSTGVTTLRGADVDEPVVLDQV
                     HRNVEGRLQRNYRQQPPLIPHSIEQYQIDLRTNQCLSCHDWTKAGERNAPTLSMTHYLD
                     REGRELDQIAGTRYFCNQCHVPQADALPLVDNTFEPSSGN"
     gene            19564..19998
                     /locus_tag="J9_01247"
                     /gene="napB"
     CDS             20025..20720
                     /gene="napC"
                     /locus_tag="J9_01248"
                     /inference="ab initio prediction:Prodigal:002006"
                     /inference="similar to AA sequence:UniProtKB:P0ABL5"
                     /codon_start=1
                     /transl_table=11
                     /product="Cytochrome c-type protein NapC"
                     /db_xref="COG:COG3005"
                     /translation="MSDDSQEKQGLIRRLWTWFWSPIAVLSVGFTLLAGFLAGILFWGG
                     FHWALELTNTEEFCVSCHTMETNLGEYRETVHYNNDSGVRAICSDCHVPDEWNHKIKAK
                     IMAVKDVYHELAGTISTPEKYEDHRLAMASAVWKKMKESDSRECRNCHNFDYMDFTLQE
                     TRAASEHQRALDTGMTCIDCHQGIAHSLPPGYLEEYQKISDAVDGEVLQKHAAASGDDI
                     RAFLNKSSD"
     gene            20025..20720
                     /locus_tag="J9_01248"
                     /gene="napC"
     CDS             20734..20991
                     /locus_tag="J9_01249"
                     /inference="ab initio prediction:Prodigal:002006"
                     /codon_start=1
                     /transl_table=11
                     /product="hypothetical protein"
                     /translation="MLEILGTIGGNVLGLPGILGLALGMMTRQLWLGALLGGLVGLIAP
                     LLFAGWQFSHIGTVPLLIAIIVGVCAGSLGTAIRRKGATV"
     gene            20734..20991
                     /locus_tag="J9_01249"
     CDS             complement(21019..21720)
                     /locus_tag="J9_01250"
                     /inference="ab initio prediction:Prodigal:002006"
                     /codon_start=1
                     /transl_table=11
                     /product="hypothetical protein"
                     /translation="MSHEAQKAIARQSLLLRSLPDQHVETLLSHAIWRQYDRGETIFLQ
                     EEKAQAVHVVLEGWVKLFRMTPTGAEAVVSVFTRGDSFGEAVALRNVAYPVSAEAVSAC
                     DVMHIPSPVLISLMKEDPEIGISILAATFTHLHSLVAQLEQLKAQTGAQRVAEFLLNLC
                     DSDTGGCEVSLPYDKMLIAGRLGMKPESLSRAFSRLKAVGVKINRNHAEISDIALLRDY
                     AESDPAENWGR"
     gene            complement(21019..21720)
                     /locus_tag="J9_01250"
     CDS             21907..23130
                     /gene="hemA_1"
                     /locus_tag="J9_01251"
                     /EC_number="2.3.1.37"
                     /inference="ab initio prediction:Prodigal:002006"
                     /inference="similar to AA sequence:UniProtKB:P18079"
                     /codon_start=1
                     /transl_table=11
                     /product="5-aminolevulinate synthase"
                     /db_xref="COG:COG0156"
                     /translation="MDYERFFDQSLEALRGEGNYRVFIDLQRRCGSFPNARQTDGSVQR
                     DVRIWCSNDYLGMGQHPSVIGAMHDALDRCGAGAGGTRNISGTTHDHVLLEAELADLHG
                     KEAALLFTSGYVSNWAALGTLAAKIPGLIVFSDALNHASMIEGIRHSRAQKVIWKHNDL
                     EDLEAKLATADPDAPKMIAFESVYSMDGDIAPIKEICDLADKYGAMTYLDEVHAVGLYG
                     PRGGGIAEREGLMDRLTVIEGTLGKAFGVVGGYIAASAALCDFVRSFASGFIFTTALPP
                     SIAAGAAASIRHLKQSNAERDLQKARVAQVRARLDAEGIPHIPNPSHIIPVMVGDPVKC
                     KFISDTLLEEFGIYIQPINYPTVPKGTERLRITPSPVHTDEDIDHLVGALSALWQRCQI
                     ARQPLAAQ"
     gene            21907..23130
                     /locus_tag="J9_01251"
                     /gene="hemA_1"
     CDS             complement(23184..23471)
                     /locus_tag="J9_01252"
                     /inference="ab initio prediction:Prodigal:002006"
                     /codon_start=1
                     /transl_table=11
                     /product="hypothetical protein"
                     /translation="MPVTSSFPKYSRRRLPNALTRAWVTLLVLSVASALLTVLPIPPEL
                     LGGGILILALAKCRVILARYLDLAASPAWLRGFTMVMTGFALLIFALYLI"
     gene            complement(23184..23471)
                     /locus_tag="J9_01252"
     CDS             complement(23477..24025)
                     /gene="ctaE_1"
                     /locus_tag="J9_01253"
                     /EC_number="1.9.3.1"
                     /inference="ab initio prediction:Prodigal:002006"
                     /inference="similar to AA sequence:UniProtKB:Q9AEL8"
                     /codon_start=1
                     /transl_table=11
                     /product="Cytochrome c oxidase subunit 3"
                     /db_xref="COG:COG1845"
                     /translation="MSDASLIDELPGELLMWVLIISELLVFGAGLIAFMGVRLTDPVGF
                     AEAQSHLYRTGAALNTAVLVTSGYLAAQALHWRRIARRGAARLALIAAAALGVVFLIIK
                     GAEYAGKATQGITYETHPFFLFYYLLTGFHAAHVLAGVAILLLVAWRDDPRNIEAGAQF
                     WHMVDLVWIMLFPVIYLLG"
     gene            complement(23477..24025)
                     /locus_tag="J9_01253"
                     /gene="ctaE_1"
     CDS             complement(24022..25944)
                     /locus_tag="J9_01254"
                     /inference="ab initio prediction:Prodigal:002006"
                     /codon_start=1
                     /transl_table=11
                     /product="hypothetical protein"
                     /translation="MVRIDFEPWEPEETIGKLWHTLASRLDAPEVHVGAAVDLSEVAGR
                     LAVLFRGLGGSPGVELRPVSPEVSRHRLGWRRRLATEVELMPRASFDGEVLRLPDRLAV
                     FPAREANGALYVWLAAAAAHAGTRIDEDDPLRADLHALVAARQMVEAALHNAPGLRPLY
                     TELCKGVLYQRDISGLPPVEAAVEELIRDMLGDPAPLSPKAEQLLALGDDVTAPRGYQH
                     FRPVPLWPELRPVGFSEHNEVENPDTEGPPEESGEKTHRARRRKSDQANRSDSFILHKF
                     EAILSWAEFLNINRRIDDDDPDNAKKAADDQEEIGLGQISKAPPTKLKLHLDLAPEDVN
                     RERLSGRVLYPEWDVRTGQYLPDHVNVLTSDAEIREDAAEFGKDPATARRIRAVKRQFE
                     ALRPGRVMTRGHLDGDQLDIEAAVRAQVDRCANGEGTERIWMQSRPEARDLAVSILLDV
                     SRSTESAVTGRAVIDIEREALAALAWGLNACGDDFAIHAFSSLKRQRVYVQRCKRFDEP
                     MGGLVEQRIASLRPGHYTRLGAAIRHCSADLASQSRKRRLLLIITDGKPNDLDHYEGRH
                     GIEDTCMAIREARRAGQSVFGVTIDKTGKSWFPRMFGQGGFAVIPDPHRLTMALPQIYR
                     QLVGA"
     gene            complement(24022..25944)
                     /locus_tag="J9_01254"
     CDS             complement(25954..26763)
                     /gene="nirQ"
                     /locus_tag="J9_01255"
                     /inference="ab initio prediction:Prodigal:002006"
                     /inference="similar to AA sequence:UniProtKB:Q02441"
                     /codon_start=1
                     /transl_table=11
                     /product="Denitrification regulatory protein NirQ"
                     /db_xref="COG:COG0714"
                     /translation="MDGSMKLNEGAANAPFYLAQGDECDVFCAAYNNDLPVLLKGPTGC
                     GKTRFVAHMAARLGRPLYTVACHDDLAAADLIGRYLLKGGETVWVDGPLTRAVREGAIC
                     YLDEVVEARKDVTVVLHPLTDDRRILPIDRTGEELEAAPGFMLVASYNPGYQNILKTLK
                     PSTRQRFISLEFDFPSPEMEAQVVAQESGLPLERCKPLVRLAGKLRGLKGQDLEEGVST
                     RLVVYAATLIAQGMSTDRAILAAMIEPLTDDEDIKRGLLDLVTAVFG"
     gene            complement(25954..26763)
                     /locus_tag="J9_01255"
                     /gene="nirQ"
     CDS             complement(26769..28136)
                     /gene="norB"
                     /locus_tag="J9_01256"
                     /EC_number="1.7.2.5"
                     /inference="ab initio prediction:Prodigal:002006"
                     /inference="similar to AA sequence:UniProtKB:P98008"
                     /codon_start=1
                     /transl_table=11
                     /product="Nitric oxide reductase subunit B"
                     /translation="MKYESQKIAYAYFAVAMALFAVQVIGGLLAGFIYVFPNFLSELLP
                     FNIVRMLHTNSLIVWLLLGFFGAAYFLIPEETEREIHSPTLAYLQLIILVVGTLGVVVT
                     YVFNLFEGNWLLGKEGREFLEQPKWVKAGIVVAALMFLYNVSLTVLKGKKTAISSILVL
                     GLWGLALLFLFAFYNPGNLSLDKQYWWYVVHLWVEGVWELIMASILAYLMLKLTGVDRE
                     IVEKWLYVIVAAALFSGILGTGHHYYWIGTPGYWQWIGSIFSSLEVIPFFAMMAFAFVM
                     VWKGRRDHPNKAALLWSLGCATLAFFGAGVWGFLHTLHGVNYYTHGTQITAAHGHLAFY
                     GAYVCLNLAIFSYAMPILKNRDPYNQVLNMASFWLMTSGMVFMTFVLTFGGTVQTHMQR
                     VVGEYFMDVQDQIAIFYWMRLGSGVVVVLGALLFIYSIWVPRKEVIEPGASETPAE"
     gene            complement(26769..28136)
                     /locus_tag="J9_01256"
                     /gene="norB"
     CDS             complement(28153..28602)
                     /gene="norC"
                     /locus_tag="J9_01257"
                     /inference="ab initio prediction:Prodigal:002006"
                     /inference="similar to AA sequence:UniProtKB:Q52527"
                     /codon_start=1
                     /transl_table=11
                     /product="Nitric oxide reductase subunit C"
                     /db_xref="COG:COG2010"
                     /translation="MREVMTKSMARNIFYGGSLFFILIFLALSAHSHWYIVNSENSAKL
                     DDSVVRGKHVWEKHACINCHTILGEGAYYAPEVGNVMTRWGVLDDPESAFEALKGWMEA
                     QPTGIPGRRQMPNFNLSDEEIRDLTNFLIWTDNIDAQGWPPNEAG"
     gene            complement(28153..28602)
                     /locus_tag="J9_01257"
                     /gene="norC"
     CDS             complement(28724..29911)
                     /locus_tag="J9_01258"
                     /inference="ab initio prediction:Prodigal:002006"
                     /codon_start=1
                     /transl_table=11
                     /product="hypothetical protein"
                     /translation="MSAVIARIFGEGFRVFFLSAGLYGLFVGGVWGIWLMVQAGAVPAS
                     DTSYAMAPPMWHAHEMIFGYATAALGGFFLTAVPNWTGAPDARARFIAVAAGLWLLGRL
                     AMWYSGVLSPVLVAVCDLAFVPILAAKIATQLIRRPKPQNMVFLLLLSLIWIANLLTHL
                     EWIGVTGDTLDVGLRAGLLTLCSMIAILGGRITPAFTRNAMKRAGAPEEAWPVSVAALD
                     KSAMLIALLLPVSALAFGIGQMTGLVALLLGVVQILRMARWRTVWAMRQPILIALHVGL
                     GMLAFGLILWGLSLLGFGNETAALHVLGIGCVGGTTLAVMSRAALGHSGRALIAPPPMA
                     VAYGLMAAAAILRWVGSDLNTGYLTAMLVVDGLWVGAFALYLIAMWSALTGPRAA"
     gene            complement(28724..29911)
                     /locus_tag="J9_01258"
     CDS             30001..31818
                     /gene="nirS_1"
                     /locus_tag="J9_01259"
                     /EC_number="1.7.2.1"
                     /inference="ab initio prediction:Prodigal:002006"
                     /inference="similar to AA sequence:UniProtKB:P24040"
                     /codon_start=1
                     /transl_table=11
                     /product="Nitrite reductase"
                     /translation="MPQEPLFYWRNFCRSARLTPLPLTFVKDDKGVMSHPRTCLTSKWR
                     VIMSLGISYNKTGRAFGVGLAMLLGSVAAPALAEEPTLSKEAFESSKQLYFERCAGCHG
                     VLRKGATGKSLEPLVETKNADGTVTESGTLKLGQDRLEKIIAWGTEGGMNNFSDVMSEE
                     EIRDMATYIQMEPPKPPEMSLEQMMATRKVYVEPEDYPTEPLHGRNWENFFVVIERDVG
                     KVAVIDGDTKEVLAHIPTGYAVHVLKASEHHKLEEPENPGRFWYTMGRDGKMTKIDLWQ
                     NPENMLVAEVTIGYDARDVAVSGDGKYVIGGAYWPPHFAIVDAETMEPKKVVSTRGYNV
                     DGDYVEEARVAAIYTTPNEPTWIVAVKELGQLWQVDYSDLDNLRIDKIDSAKFLHDGFF
                     DPTGRYFQIAANASNKMVVVDTETHKLEALIDTAPLPHPGPGANWDDPNCGPVAGTTHL
                     GEGTVTVWGNDPEGRPDDAWKVCYEVETDGPGLFIRTHPESDYIWADQTKHPEPEIQQS
                     VQVIDKATGEIVKTIQITEEEGNVAVHFEFNQDGSEVWVSKWNRSTSKEANGEIVIFDA
                     KTLEEIGRVKGLFAPTGKFNVYNRSNHVT"
     gene            30001..31818
                     /locus_tag="J9_01259"
                     /gene="nirS_1"
     CDS             31943..33727
                     /locus_tag="J9_01260"
                     /inference="ab initio prediction:Prodigal:002006"
                     /codon_start=1
                     /transl_table=11
                     /product="hypothetical protein"
                     /translation="MTSEPDKKKPIWRRYFLWGMPVAGIAVAFVAGIIFWGGFNTAMEA
                     TNTKEFCVSCHEMRDFVYEEYTGTIHDVNRSGVGAVCSDCHVPKDWTHKIIRKIKASRE
                     LYGKMVGTINTREKFEAKRVHLAMNEWERMKATDSRECRNCHDFESMMPEFQKPRARQQ
                     HLNAMTVGQTCIDCHKGIAHSDARDRAEEEYLEKLEAPNPDFIREIPAEYLASLERIEA
                     KEAAEAEAEKAARVAQQEAVQAQIAAAVDAAVAEERAKASGEEAAAPAGGGSDVGTNID
                     WAAVPGADLKLFYPGQASFEWVQNGRSHGGARPLTKGGDQCTTCHAKELDTIGNNIVAG
                     GELEPTPIPGKRGVIDATVQAAHDDETLYIRLQWPDAGHNPAPFVDGGKMDPDNQIKVA
                     MMITGTGIEMGDQVGCWASCHADNSYMPFDPGAEAIAANGDVSGRLSTQDTVTKYISES
                     RTEVEIKGRRGKALGGWDKLQAADQIEQYLADGTYLDLMRVYADGSATNGYLLEQRVVN
                     DGEIAASASLDAGMWTVVFTRPLNSGAPGDVPLEAGQTYTVGFAIHDDFAAARFHHVTL
                     DTSLALDDDSAFINVVKQ"
     gene            31943..33727
                     /locus_tag="J9_01260"
     CDS             33782..34183
                     /locus_tag="J9_01261"
                     /inference="ab initio prediction:Prodigal:002006"
                     /codon_start=1
                     /transl_table=11
                     /product="hypothetical protein"
                     /translation="MKPQHLLPALLLLAAPAWAEDTTALCAEAEERYVELFGQPTSAVE
                     DAEVVLMYKYNFCPFERTVKAGTTVRWVNVDKRTSHSVLLKDGSEPESDRLFPEETVEL
                     TFLTPGPQDYLCGPHWETQNMIGMITVEP"
     gene            33782..34183
                     /locus_tag="J9_01261"
     CDS             34384..35145
                     /gene="sumT_1"
                     /locus_tag="J9_01262"
                     /EC_number="2.1.1.107"
                     /inference="ab initio prediction:Prodigal:002006"
                     /inference="similar to AA sequence:UniProtKB:O34744"
                     /codon_start=1
                     /transl_table=11
                     /product="Uroporphyrinogen-III C-methyltransferase"
                     /db_xref="COG:COG0007"
                     /translation="MSGKVFLIGAGPGDPELMTLRALRMLQEADVVVYDRLVSADILNL
                     HADGVRLIPVGKAPKCHTVPQDRINEILVEEARAGHTVARLKGGDPMIFGRGSEEAAHL
                     MANGIPVEYAPGITAAQGASCSTGVPLTHRGLATSVQYVTGHRQADKVLDLDWKRLADP
                     DTTLVVYMGVANIGQIAMGLMTESLPGSTPVLAVGKATTPDEHRMVSRLDRLAADVRAA
                     DLKAPTLFIIGKVVSLYAERSVAELLEQANG"
     gene            34384..35145
                     /locus_tag="J9_01262"
                     /gene="sumT_1"
     CDS             35138..35524
                     /locus_tag="J9_01263"
                     /inference="ab initio prediction:Prodigal:002006"
                     /codon_start=1
                     /transl_table=11
                     /product="hypothetical protein"
                     /translation="MAKLGRRYAAPGSSARQRPTAPRSRSLTSVLLTSAVLVATTAFAA
                     DTLDPNALKRLVHQDCGSCHGLSLKGGLGSDLRSETLEHYDADILTGVILDGIPDTAMP
                     PWRPLISQEEAEWIARYLLEPEAQ"
     gene            35138..35524
                     /locus_tag="J9_01263"
     CDS             35521..36666
                     /locus_tag="J9_01264"
                     /inference="ab initio prediction:Prodigal:002006"
                     /codon_start=1
                     /transl_table=11
                     /product="hypothetical protein"
                     /translation="MKQLIFTLAATLMMTTAQAEPTATGDLGLVIERAKGSVLLVDQSD
                     RAALARIEGLGDLSHASLVYSPDERFAYVFGRDGGLTKVDIVTRQIAGRVVQAGNAIGG
                     AISDDGQLVAVSNYEPGGVRVFDAETLEMVADIPTGSKTIGLVDAPGRRFVFTMWDTGE
                     TWIADFAAGAPAITKIPEMGKNPYDALITANGRTYITGLFGEDGLTALDLWAEMPEPIR
                     VLPNYGRGQEEMPVYKMPHLEGWALTGREFVLPAVGHHEVLWIDADTLTETGRTQTHGQ
                     PVFAMARPDGRQVWVNFAHPLNDTIQVIDSVTKDIIHEFKPGPAVLHMEFTPRGHEVWI
                     SVRDANKVMVYDTQTFEKLREIEADSPSGIFFTARAHRTGL"
     gene            35521..36666
                     /locus_tag="J9_01264"
     CDS             36670..37659
                     /locus_tag="J9_01265"
                     /inference="ab initio prediction:Prodigal:002006"
                     /codon_start=1
                     /transl_table=11
                     /product="hypothetical protein"
                     /translation="MEHITDPADRRLLDEFQRDFPITDRPFQVLAHLLGLDEAEVLNRL
                     VRMRATGRITRVGATIAPGTVSASTLAAVAAPEDRLEQVAALIDAEPGVNHNYQREDDW
                     NLWFVATGPDRQHVDDTLTRISQRTGLRVLDLRLVRPFNIDLGFRMAGDAQAVPNRRKV
                     DRSAMQPGDRGLLQALSTGLPLVAEPYAALAQSLDRDPNEVMARIGALHMAGIVSRLGV
                     IVRHRALGWSANAMVVWDLPSQQIDRAGPALAAHPGITLCYERRPVAGLWPYRLYSMIH
                     ARSRPEARAVLAGAAALPELAGVRHKVLFSTRCFKQTGALIKPKEAAA"
     gene            36670..37659
                     /locus_tag="J9_01265"
     CDS             37656..38105
                     /locus_tag="J9_01266"
                     /inference="ab initio prediction:Prodigal:002006"
                     /codon_start=1
                     /transl_table=11
                     /product="hypothetical protein"
                     /translation="MTLDATDRAILNRMQDDLPLTPHPYAEVARNLGISEADLLTRLAR
                     MKEDRVITRFGPFFDAAAMGGAFCLCAMAVPSADFETVLTKVNAHPEVAHNYERTHRLN
                     MWFVLATETPEGIEAAADAIERETGIKVLRFPKLQEFFIGFRVAA"
     gene            37656..38105
                     /locus_tag="J9_01266"
     CDS             38102..38584
                     /locus_tag="J9_01267"
                     /inference="ab initio prediction:Prodigal:002006"
                     /codon_start=1
                     /transl_table=11
                     /product="hypothetical protein"
                     /translation="MIDAKDREIIEALQGGLPLAPAPYAAVADRLGMDEGTLLDRLAEL
                     KARGVIRRIAAAPNHYKLGMTSNGMTVWDVEDSRIAELGAQIGALPFVTHCYERPRALP
                     DWPYNLFAMVHGADRDEVEEKRAQIADILGDACGAKDILYSTRILKKTGLRLKKKG"
     gene            38102..38584
                     /locus_tag="J9_01267"
     CDS             38588..39802
                     /gene="mftC"
                     /locus_tag="J9_01268"
                     /EC_number="2.-.-.-"
                     /inference="ab initio prediction:Prodigal:002006"
                     /inference="similar to AA sequence:UniProtKB:P9WJ79"
                     /codon_start=1
                     /transl_table=11
                     /product="Putative mycofactocin radical SAM maturase MftC"
                     /db_xref="COG:COG0535"
                     /translation="MFRLTEYMHQLVKPTPVRKRRSGPVKPVVIWNLTRRCNLKCRHCY
                     TVSADVAFPGELSHQQAMETLEDLGQFRVPALILSGGEPLDRFDFFDIATRARKLVPML
                     ALSTNGTKIHGETADRIADVGFSYVGISLDGIGATNDWFRGVEGAFADALRGVRECKRR
                     SIKVGLRFCLTEGTQHHLPDLLQLCDDEGVDKFYLSHLVYAGRGDKNRGEDAEHLRTRK
                     GMDLLLDRAWEAASGGRPLDIVTGNNDADAGYFLNWVRAHFDAEKAAHVREHLAAWGGN
                     SSGLGVANIDNLGRVHPDTYWSDYTVGNVKTAPFSQLWTGGDQMLELLRTRPRPLKGRC
                     GACQLKDVCGGNTRIRALQLTGDPWAEDPACYLSNEEIGVQDAGERLQVTPFRGKSHDP
                     AHQFF"
     gene            38588..39802
                     /locus_tag="J9_01268"
                     /gene="mftC"
     CDS             39777..41402
                     /gene="nirS_2"
                     /locus_tag="J9_01269"
                     /EC_number="1.7.2.1"
                     /inference="ab initio prediction:Prodigal:002006"
                     /inference="similar to AA sequence:UniProtKB:P24474"
                     /codon_start=1
                     /transl_table=11
                     /product="Nitrite reductase"
                     /db_xref="COG:COG2010"
                     /translation="MIRRISSFDTVGSARPASARVVSAGASGGSIFKKMKTGALCAALS
                     VGAAWADAPSDYAEFCASCHGENRLGGVGPALIPETLKRMRGPRVAAVIAEGRAATQMP
                     AFSHELDALQIEELAGWLKSPLESDPEWGEADIMASRTLDEDYVSVDAPVWDSDPMNIT
                     LAVETGDHHVSVLDGDTFEVLDRFETPFAVHGGPKFSPDGRYVFIMSRDGWVQKYDIWA
                     LKQVGRVRAGLNSRNIAMSGDGKWVAVANYLPNSLTLLSTEDLSVAKVIEVKSKKGVPS
                     RVSAVYQAPPRESFVLALKDVPEIWEVFYGANPPQFGLGHDFRIEGQFKNPDPFPVRKI
                     TTPDYLDDFFFDQTYEYVMGASRDGKGGQVIDLVIGHKVADLDLPGMPHLGSGITWKRG
                     DTTVMATPHLTDGTVSVIDMQTWETVKRIKTEGPGFFMRSHENSPYVWADVFFGPNKDA
                     MHVIDKQSLEIVKTLRPAPGKTVAHVEFTKDGSHALVSIWEDDGAVIVYDAQTLEEIRR
                     LPMRKPSGKYNVWNKITFSEGTSH"
     gene            39777..41402
                     /locus_tag="J9_01269"
                     /gene="nirS_2"
     CDS             41359..41622
                     /locus_tag="J9_01270"
                     /inference="ab initio prediction:Prodigal:002006"
                     /codon_start=1
                     /transl_table=11
                     /product="hypothetical protein"
                     /translation="MSGTKSPSRKAPATDGKWPVWKLAILLYPATMLTVAINLFLLGLI
                     LHGIGFSVIRPVPAILWSIPLGVPAAWLAGRWLRGLMDEADG"
     gene            41359..41622
                     /locus_tag="J9_01270"
     CDS             41727..42191
                     /locus_tag="J9_01271"
                     /inference="ab initio prediction:Prodigal:002006"
                     /codon_start=1
                     /transl_table=11
                     /product="hypothetical protein"
                     /translation="MSALTHLHNLPVRAVRAAAGLAGILLLLLQSFAPALASPGQSVWM
                     EICSEGGAVWVEVDLGEGPEDPTAPCPKCAECALCAITSAAPVPEMAQTPQSGIVQFVQ
                     VQNRVSFVLYNSNWLWPETRGPPAATQDITERALRASMASTQLSGGAPWS"
     gene            41727..42191
                     /locus_tag="J9_01271"
     CDS             42182..44359
                     /locus_tag="J9_01272"
                     /inference="ab initio prediction:Prodigal:002006"
                     /codon_start=1
                     /transl_table=11
                     /product="hypothetical protein"
                     /translation="MVVSRAYHLVLAFALSCLMAISADADSLASFLPELEPADLAPGAD
                     AFGPVRDDVKIAPVLKGGETVAWAFLTSDFVGTTGYSGKPIHVVAAIDDDAVLTGVKLV
                     KHSEPIVLIGIPNSRMVELTEGYAGLDLKREAETGGEGHDLDIISGATVTIMVIDDSLV
                     RGGIKVARALGLGGLSPLQAEGPKREVDLAQDAVYDWTTLSGDGSVRRLTLDIGQINAA
                     FEATGDQRAIKRPEPGAPDDTFIDMHMALVSVPSIGKSLLGEAEYQNLLNWLDEGEQAI
                     LVLGRGAYSFKGSGYVRGGIFDRIQLIQGDSSVRFFDKQQRRLGKVAAADAPTFTELDI
                     FKIPADAEFDPAEPFRLQLLVQRAVGAVEKTFLTFDLGYKLPEQYLLPVAAPAVVDDAT
                     GEAAAKAALWQRIWKDRTVEIGVLGVMLLVLTATFFFQFHATMNARVFYWFRIGYLTMT
                     LFFIGWYANAQLSVVNLMALAGSLRTGFSWDAFLLDPLVFIQWFAVAAALLFWGRGAYC
                     GWLCPFGALQELTNKIARALKVPQWTLPWGLNERLWPAKYMIFLGLFGLSFVSIPLAET
                     YAEIEPFKTAIILKFMRDWPFVVFALALLGIGLFVERFYCRYLCPLGGALAIPARIRMF
                     DWLRRYKDCGTPCQTCANECPVQAIHPTGEINPNECVTCLHCQVLYQSESKCPVVIRQL
                     KRRAKTGSVNIKTPLGQPPANHPNAKPQSVS"
     gene            42182..44359
                     /locus_tag="J9_01272"
     CDS             44374..46281
                     /gene="nosZ"
                     /locus_tag="J9_01273"
                     /EC_number="1.7.2.4"
                     /inference="ab initio prediction:Prodigal:002006"
                     /inference="similar to AA sequence:UniProtKB:P94127"
                     /codon_start=1
                     /transl_table=11
                     /product="Nitrous-oxide reductase"
                     /translation="MSEHDKKLNVTRRGLLGASATGAVLAGTGLGSTLMTAKEASAAAN
                     AALEPGELDEYYGFWSSGQTGEVRILGVPSMRELMRIPVFNRCSATGWGQTNESLKVLT
                     EGLLPETKQYLAANGKVTYDNGDLHHPHMSFTDGTYDGRYLFMNDKANTRVARIRCDVM
                     KCDKIIEIPNAHDIHGLRPQKYPRTGYIFANGEHEAPLVNDGEILDDPSQYVNIFTAID
                     GDTMEIAWQVMVSGNLDNTDCDYQGKYAFSTSYNSEMGMNLAEMTENELDHVVVFNLKG
                     IEDAIAAGNYQELNGVKVVDGRKEAGGNLTRYIPIPNSPHGVNAAPDKKHIMINGKLSP
                     TVSVIDVEKVDALFADNADPRSAIVAEPQLGLGPLHTAFDGKGNAYTTLFLDSQVVKWD
                     IAKAIEAFGGADVDPILDKVDVHYQPGHNSTSMGETAEADGKWLISMNKFSKDRFLNVG
                     PLKPENEQLIDISGDKMKVVHDGPTFAEPHDSIIVHRSKVNPVNVWDRNDPMWEEARQQ
                     AAADGVDLEEGAEEPIRDGNKVRVYMTSTAPVFSLEKFTVKQGDEVTLYVTNLDDVDDV
                     THGLCLSNFGIAMEVAPQATASVTFIADRPGVHWFYCQWFCHALHMEMRGRMFVEPRSA
                     "
     gene            44374..46281
                     /locus_tag="J9_01273"
                     /gene="nosZ"
     CDS             46284..47540
                     /gene="nosD"
                     /locus_tag="J9_01274"
                     /inference="ab initio prediction:Prodigal:002006"
                     /inference="similar to AA sequence:UniProtKB:P19843"
                     /codon_start=1
                     /transl_table=11
                     /product="putative ABC transporter binding protein NosD"
                     /translation="MRWSLLIPFLLGSPLWAADWDVPNRAGAINEILAQAAVGDTLRLS
                     PGVYAERLVLDRPITIDGLGQATIDGQGEGSVITVTGPGVTVRGLTVIGSGSGHDGIDS
                     GIQLTKTAHAPVVEDNVLLGNLYGVDIHGAKDSIVRRNRIEGRQDRHMNARGNGVYVWN
                     APGAVVEDNDIRYGRDGIFVNSSKKNTFTGNLFRDLRFAVHYMYADNSVVSDNVSIGND
                     LGYAVMFTSNVTVANNVSIGDREHGVMLNYANKSVITGNVVKGAKEKCTFLYNSNKNEF
                     TDNWFQGCGIGIHFTAGSERNRIVGNAFVGNRTQVKYVSTKWVEWSEDGRGNYWSDFAA
                     FDVDGNGIADAPYRPNDSMDHVLWTQPAAKLLLGSPAVQLVRWSQAAFPALLPGGVMDS
                     NPLMQAPEPPAMKKVPHDG"
     gene            46284..47540
                     /locus_tag="J9_01274"
                     /gene="nosD"
     CDS             47530..48423
                     /gene="nosF"
                     /locus_tag="J9_01275"
                     /inference="ab initio prediction:Prodigal:002006"
                     /inference="similar to AA sequence:UniProtKB:P19844"
                     /codon_start=1
                     /transl_table=11
                     /product="putative ABC transporter ATP-binding protein
                     NosF"
                     /db_xref="COG:COG1131"
                     /translation="MTDKALSIDHVLKDRGKTRVLDDITLSLAPGQRVALLGHNGAGKS
                     TLIKSILGLTPIHGGAIRIGDATPGSAQARRETAYLPEAVSFHPALTGREQLTLFAQLS
                     GAKADVPGLLERVGLSDALDRRIGAYSKGMRQRLGLAQVLLGQPKVALLDEPTSGLDPI
                     SRQDLYAIIDELAAQGTAVLIASHALTEVEARTDRIAIMRKGRMVADDTLNNLSALAGL
                     PIRLKVRASANADALAAELGGNRINGASVELLCTPEDKMEALRRIAGLGDAVADVEMTP
                     PKLEDLYRHYAQEDLQ"
     gene            47530..48423
                     /locus_tag="J9_01275"
                     /gene="nosF"
     CDS             48420..49241
                     /gene="nosY"
                     /locus_tag="J9_01276"
                     /inference="ab initio prediction:Prodigal:002006"
                     /inference="similar to AA sequence:UniProtKB:P19845"
                     /codon_start=1
                     /transl_table=11
                     /product="putative ABC transporter permease protein NosY"
                     /db_xref="COG:COG1277"
                     /translation="MTRFLAITRTEMLILRRNRWLLVATLIMVLFALALTFAGSAPTGT
                     LGVDMLTVSVASMTTLSVYLAPLLALMISFEAIAGDVDRGSLSLLLSYPAGRGEILLGK
                     FTAHLAALAFAMTVGFGTAGAVAAFFGGAGPESLMALARLILTSILLGAVFLALGYLLS
                     ALAKGATAAAGLSAGLWLVFVVLYDLGLLGAVVMDKGGAFTQSVFPWVMVANPADAFRL
                     WNIAATEGVAMASGMTGAAQALPVWAAPASLLLWPVLGFALARLAFRRVEP"
     gene            48420..49241
                     /locus_tag="J9_01276"
                     /gene="nosY"
     CDS             49238..49753
                     /gene="nosL"
                     /locus_tag="J9_01277"
                     /inference="ab initio prediction:Prodigal:002006"
                     /inference="similar to AA sequence:UniProtKB:O68481"
                     /codon_start=1
                     /transl_table=11
                     /product="Copper-binding lipoprotein NosL"
                     /translation="MKRLALIALIALAACKEEVAVAPDPVDLTPDALSYFCQMNIAEHG
                     GPKGQIHLEGYPAPLFFAQVRDMLAYLKSPERDAKITAVYVSDMGVAPSWRQPGISNWI
                     AADGATFVVGADVAGGMGAREVVPFAEPAEAEAFILRYGGSALPLSEVPDTEVLGPVDL
                     DLILETPA"
     gene            49238..49753
                     /locus_tag="J9_01277"
                     /gene="nosL"
     CDS             49750..50646
                     /locus_tag="J9_01278"
                     /inference="ab initio prediction:Prodigal:002006"
                     /codon_start=1
                     /transl_table=11
                     /product="hypothetical protein"
                     /translation="MTRLTRRRFLTISAACAAVPAAASGVAQWRGIALGAPASLRLEGL
                     TDTQAAPIFAAVEAELHRLEDIFSLYRTRSQISRLNRAGRLRDPAPELLEVLSLCSALH
                     DASEGAFDPTVQPLWLALASGAAQAHVDHARQAIGWNKVHIDADEIRLPQPGRSAITLN
                     GIAQGAVTDRIAALLRSYGLRDVLVDMGEVAALGERGGAEPWRVGLAGPDGMIAKRITL
                     RDRAVATSAPDGTRLNGGLGHILNPLGAGPTHRAVSISAPQAAVADGLSTALCVTSPDR
                     TKAVLARFPDARIEMLI"
     gene            49750..50646
                     /locus_tag="J9_01278"
     CDS             complement(50740..51771)
                     /gene="dsdA"
                     /locus_tag="J9_01279"
                     /EC_number="4.3.1.18"
                     /inference="ab initio prediction:Prodigal:002006"
                     /inference="protein motif:HAMAP:MF_01030"
                     /codon_start=1
                     /transl_table=11
                     /product="D-serine dehydratase"
                     /translation="MKAVSNPYQNGTKLADDAPYPSTDISGLGRHRLFCPDFVETPLVD
                     ATALAPVAKLWVKDERPRMGLGSFKALGAAYVIACQADAAADKMLNGRTYVTASAGNHG
                     MSMAAGARVFGADAVVYIAETVPESFADRLRAQNAQVVREGVDYAASMEAAAQAAQQNG
                     WTLLSDSSWEGYTDLPRLLMEGYLQMALETAEQCPEAPTHILLQAGVGGMAGAVAAYAR
                     KVWGDAPQITVVEPGSAPALQASIEAGQCVFADGPDSIMGRLDCKEPSLIALNGLARDA
                     DLFLTLDDSEVVAQLPAMAEAGLDTSASGGAGIAAVMNAAVREALEIGPEARVLCMLTE
                     QPA"
     gene            complement(50740..51771)
                     /locus_tag="J9_01279"
                     /gene="dsdA"
     tRNA            51950..52035
                     /locus_tag="J9_01280"
                     /product="tRNA-Leu"
                     /inference="COORDINATES:profile:Aragorn:001002"
                     /note="tRNA-Leu(taa)"
     gene            51950..52035
                     /locus_tag="J9_01280"
     CDS             52147..52611
                     /locus_tag="J9_01281"
                     /inference="ab initio prediction:Prodigal:002006"
                     /codon_start=1
                     /transl_table=11
                     /product="hypothetical protein"
                     /translation="MPDFRILTRDTLRPLAALSVHDEQSTFVASNLMTIAQSRFEPGSE
                     IYGIWEDETPVGLLAVVDMFHPDADLDEGDDPDGIYIWRLMVDQAHQGKGHGRSALEFA
                     KALAQKKGRANLVISVVDEPGSALALYKRFGFDPTGGIVDGEVEMVMALS"
     gene            52147..52611
                     /locus_tag="J9_01281"
     tRNA            complement(53180..53255)
                     /locus_tag="J9_01282"
                     /product="tRNA-Thr"
                     /inference="COORDINATES:profile:Aragorn:001002"
                     /note="tRNA-Thr(cgt)"
     gene            complement(53180..53255)
                     /locus_tag="J9_01282"
     CDS             53415..54608
                     /locus_tag="J9_01283"
                     /inference="ab initio prediction:Prodigal:002006"
                     /codon_start=1
                     /transl_table=11
                     /product="hypothetical protein"
                     /translation="MSGISQKTYVLDTHRLRDPEQTLAIVRPFLKDMGITRIANLTGLD
                     RVGLPTVMVTRPNSRSVAVSLGKGLSLSAAQASGVMEAIESWHAERIELLLRLCSHADL
                     ARDHVVDVERLPRVTGGQFDPHGAMLWVQGRDLNAGAACWVPYEMVDTDYTTSPVAGQR
                     AFPRTTNGLASGNDVVEASCHAICELIERDATTLWHHRGVTPRVDPDTVDDPRCRQAMD
                     QIVAAGLDLGIWDTTSDIGIASFRCVICEAGEVTGHIGIGDGCHPDRAIALLRALTEAA
                     QTRLTYISGARDDLDPGEFSDEARTWRSRYIRELIDGAPATVCFTDCPSHVTGSFTEDL
                     ELLLTCLSVVGMGQVVTVDLSRPEIDIAVIRAIIPGLEAPHDDPDYVAGPRARAVTA"
     gene            53415..54608
                     /locus_tag="J9_01283"
     CDS             54605..55918
                     /locus_tag="J9_01284"
                     /inference="ab initio prediction:Prodigal:002006"
                     /codon_start=1
                     /transl_table=11
                     /product="hypothetical protein"
                     /translation="MSVVIFVGPTLRPEAVQEHLDATILPPVRQGDVYRVVRDKPRAIG
                     IIDGYFDGVPSVWHKEILWALEQGIPVFGSASMGALRAAELSDFGMIGVGRVFDDYLSG
                     AIMDDDEVAVLHGPAELGFMPLSEPMVSIRATLGMAQTAGVLSEEDAQILLEAAKALHY
                     RDRVWDRVIAAAGTISGLDEFRDWLPAGQVDAKGDDARAMLAQMARYLEADTDTSAAPR
                     VERTLAWRELRDRVNSETTPPDQDARALVDELRLDPDLYARLRDRAALHLLARDEARRA
                     EHRPDRATLRKHMAAHRFGARLPRQADLMEWLQDNDLTLAQYEAILTDRAHKDAAIAAR
                     ADDLDTALLAELRHDGHYGALRDRARRKAERIKGPDRVNGTGRMQSLVWYFETRLDQAV
                     PDDLESYAIALGLDGREAFVDLIEAEFMFCRAEGEPER"
     gene            54605..55918
                     /locus_tag="J9_01284"
     CDS             55931..57241
                     /locus_tag="J9_01285"
                     /inference="ab initio prediction:Prodigal:002006"
                     /codon_start=1
                     /transl_table=11
                     /product="hypothetical protein"
                     /translation="MTIWPDYSENETPGTRFLLYPQSPYLEPNSKPELVEISAPQGTIG
                     PGPSGPRMYAMYPIDKTIPYGTMIEGEDGPEMYLPAWDGYILPPPEPDEFGNFIHIDPD
                     DPAFEAAHLFGAAHFTMDVWEGYFGRPIPWHFERDFERLELSLLPGLDNAHIGWGFLET
                     GGTREHGDEYRPYSLNFDVVAHEIGHAIIYSVIGLPSEEDATGEYYGFHESAADMVALL
                     ASLHFGSVVDEVLKNTRGNLYTYNRLSRFAELSQNAQIRIAANDRTLSDFSHGWSSEHA
                     LSEPLTGAMFDILVDIYHERLVAHDVIDPEMEELSDELEGTDEYNAIMQDLFDEHYAAD
                     PEGFRVALIEARDLLGTYLADAWEKLDPDMLSYFGVERALVMVDQEITGGAFRQIIEGN
                     FRMRDIGLTRPGPRLSKPDGASHAASVRTLSPEVKEP"
     gene            55931..57241
                     /locus_tag="J9_01285"
     CDS             57379..58284
                     /locus_tag="J9_01286"
                     /inference="ab initio prediction:Prodigal:002006"
                     /codon_start=1
                     /transl_table=11
                     /product="hypothetical protein"
                     /translation="MSESLLSFSEVLLFGRELNDLKLKQKSVRLALEIPGALPAQVDVI
                     DGVKVKAHDRILVQSGETENEISGIYKVADVGGNLTLVKRKKVEFQTFVYVQKGRVFKH
                     SFWEQTANSHKRQMFEEQDERRRGRGVNNFMGDQFGGDARLARIYGFAYDGTYYEMPEP
                     TIFLVHGEGESATGGNLPRGFSLENTGGPDTTQQAARAPMNPSVSGVAAADYQIASDIR
                     VWNYDQADYTLRMDIAAGQIEEVLLDVYFEYDAPMMAGAKVSGAKVSGAKVSGAKVSGA
                     KVSGAKVSGAKVSGAKARGE"
     gene            57379..58284
                     /locus_tag="J9_01286"
     CDS             complement(58339..60108)
                     /locus_tag="J9_01287"
                     /inference="ab initio prediction:Prodigal:002006"
                     /codon_start=1
                     /transl_table=11
                     /product="hypothetical protein"
                     /translation="MNTTGSNPTLRQKLGAVLFADVVGYSRLMGENEMDTYNALNSLLS
                     QLEAICQQYQGRVIEVRGDGILALFETATSAVEFSIELHRIAAQHNQNRMAHEQIKFRA
                     GVHMGEVLQDDRGIHGDNVNIAARLQEIAEPERVYVSAAVYEQIRNRLRYGYEFLGPKQ
                     LKNILLPVATYCVRSEVEGATMAATLRPDMQLEVLERPDIPSVAILPFVSQGGGEDDSW
                     VAEGLTDDIIMNLSKFRNLFVIARNSSFFFKTQSMSPHEAARRLNVRYVARGSVRRSSS
                     RIRVTAELLDANTERTIWGERFDRKLDDIFDILDDVTECIVAAMAVMIESHEKQRMVQA
                     VPSDLRAYGSVLQGQHHIFKYTRNDNRKAQHCYESALERDGGYARAAAALSRTLNIDWR
                     YSWTEDPNSALDKALSLALRAVDLDPTDARGFGELGYVQLYRKEHAAALESYKRALSLN
                     PNDADMHSDYADALAHSGDNETAIEHLQQAMRLNPYFPDQYLWHLGGAYYNLKRYDDVI
                     AAVNKMNNPTEGQRVLAASYAHKGDMDMARQIADKHRAAHPNFSLERWTRVQPDLLEDD
                     TQHFLEGLRKAGF"
     gene            complement(58339..60108)
                     /locus_tag="J9_01287"
     CDS             complement(60187..60822)
                     /locus_tag="J9_01288"
                     /inference="ab initio prediction:Prodigal:002006"
                     /codon_start=1
                     /transl_table=11
                     /product="hypothetical protein"
                     /translation="MPDATPRLFRLRPLEKADMETVARWFQDVRDLALFDRTSRVPLNL
                     QQTEQIWEEALSSSRDCGKCWFIIESDSAEPQGMIGLEAISQVNRDAVIPIFIDKSVRR
                     HGVAVRAIALLLDFAFRQLGLNRITSYYRADNHGSRDLISQVGCQVEGTMRQAWFADGR
                     FHDMIVVGMLQQDWAARRQELAQELHTDTVVTFGAPEWSWPPPAHCDE"
     gene            complement(60187..60822)
                     /locus_tag="J9_01288"
     CDS             complement(60951..61250)
                     /locus_tag="J9_01289"
                     /inference="ab initio prediction:Prodigal:002006"
                     /codon_start=1
                     /transl_table=11
                     /product="hypothetical protein"
                     /translation="MKETILEILHVDSPTEALWVFIGLAGQLMFSARFIVQWITSERAK
                     KSVIPMAFWYLSIGGGLILLSYAIYRRDPVFILGQSMGLSIYLRNIFLIRAENR"
     gene            complement(60951..61250)
                     /locus_tag="J9_01289"
ORIGIN
        1 gggacccttg cggatccggc cagccagatc atagtgcgag ccgtggcagg ggcagaacca
       61 gccaccaaag tcaccggcat cacccagagg cacacagccc aggtgcgtac agacgcccat
      121 ctgaacgatc catgcacccg gcgcttcgcc ttcaggcgac ggcatcaccc ggttggcgtc
      181 ggtcgccggt gcgtcagggt tcaggttgaa gttgcgcgcc agcggatccg gcagggcatc
      241 aacgccgtcg gcgtcctgct cctgtgcttc ctggatctcg gcaccggtgc ggtgacggat
      301 aaagacgggt ttacccagcc atttgacggt cagctgtgtg cccggctcaa ccccgctgac
      361 gtcggttcgg atcgaggaca gggcttgaac gtccgccgac gggttcatct ggttgatcag
      421 gggccatacg gctgcaccgg cagtcacgac acctgcgccg ccagcgacgt aatacaggaa
      481 atctctgcgg gtgccttcgt ggtcttctgc gtgggacacg aggttttctc cgattgtctg
      541 gcgcccgcgg acgggcaaat agctcgcgca ccgcacgaat gcggcgtctt aaccgcgctg
      601 tctatcgggg agattagtgt tcgtctagcg gtcataaacg cgcaatacgc cgcatctggg
      661 ttttttatca cagggcatct gacttttttg atgtttcagc gccacatctt ttcgcaagcc
      721 gccgattcga aagggtttga ttcgcccgcg atctccgatt tcgggcagaa tcgatggcgc
      781 gctgcacccc catctcttga ttggtgcaga atcgtgcaag gtgtcacgtt cagattcggc
      841 tttgttcccg tgcaaatgac aggtttgaga tagaccattt attctgcaca caaccaatcc
      901 gtttcctgtt gcacttatta cgcgaatgcc ggacatccga ccccgcgcga acgccgatca
      961 ggagacccca atgtcaaagc cccccttggc cgccgttctg ttaacgattg cattgaccac
     1021 tcaggtcgcc gccgccggtg atccggcgac aggcgaaaaa ctttataacc gctgctcttc
     1081 ctgccacgcg atcatcaaag atggtgaggt tctggtaaaa ggcggcatca ccggaccgaa
     1141 tctctatgga gtcgtgggcc gcgttgccgg atccgagaac gactatcgct atggcagcga
     1201 acgcctgccc atcggcatgt tcaccgatga catgatccgc gccggcgaag aaggccttgt
     1261 ctggaccgaa gacaatatcg ccgcctattc caaggatccc atccggttca ttcaagatta
     1321 tctggatgac gagtccgcac gcccgaacat gagcgtcaaa ctgaagaaag gcgccgaaga
     1381 catcgccgcc tacctagcaa ccttcagtcc ccagtgacct tgatcaccgg cgctggctac
     1441 gccttgtgca ttaaggcggc cagctgcccg gtttcgctgc cgaacccgtc cgccacgtga
     1501 ctagcggcgg cggcccgcac ggcctcagct ttgttctgac ccagcttcca ggtgccctga
     1561 agatcgtcca cctgcatccg gcagggcaca atcatccgca acatcttggc caaagcttcc
     1621 gtggacattt tatcggtgac ccatgggggc ttgggcaaca ggcgccgctc atagaatgcc
     1681 gactggcgct gcagcaaatc caacagatcg tcctgcgggc acagctccag aaccccgctc
     1741 agatgaacgg ccacgtagtt ccaggtcggt acctgatctt cgatgtcata ccagtccggc
     1801 gagatgtacc catccggtcc ctgcaccgcg atcttcgctt gctgcgggtc acgcagcgcc
     1861 cgcacgatgg gattcgaacg caccagatgc agctcggcca cagttccgtc ttcggacaac
     1921 agaaacggca catggctcaa taacggagca ccgccggtag acaccgccag aacgccaaaa
     1981 gcccgatccc gggcgaattc gatatggcgc gcacgatctt cggcgcgaaa catgggattg
     2041 gggtgcatga cgatcctcct gtcaatcctc ttgcagaggc agacgcttct tggcaaggtc
     2101 cgcctcgttc tcagggcggg gtggaattcc ccaccggcgg tatgcgggca tcgacccgta
     2161 agcccgcgag cggccccgca gtgtccacga tccgaaaagt gggaaccggt tttcggacaa
     2221 attgtggaac caccaaaggg tgacaagcag atctggtgag aagccagagc cgacggttac
     2281 agtccggatg aaagagaacg cgcagacgtg ccggtgatgc ggcgcgactg ctcgtgatcg
     2341 ccttgggtga cgtgtctgta aactcaggag atcactatga cacacacccg ctttgctttt
     2401 atcaaggcca actggcattc cgatatcgtc gatcgcgcac ttgagggatt tctacaactc
     2461 atccctgccg agcaggtcga tgtcttcgac gcccccggcg cgttcgagat gccgctactg
     2521 gcccgcgatc tggcccaaac cggccaatac gccgccatcg cctgcgccgc ctttgtcgtt
     2581 gatggcggca tctatcgcca cgatttcgtc gcccaagctg tggtcgacgg cctgatgcgc
     2641 gccgggctgg acagcggcgt tccggtcctg tcggtctcac tgaccccaca tcagtatcag
     2701 gaaaccgacc accacaacgc catctaccga gtgcatttcg tcaaaaaagg ccgtgaggcc
     2761 gcgcaagccg cgctttcgat caccaaaacc cgccagtccc tgaaggccgg gctctgatcc
     2821 gcttcatctg gccaaaaata tctccggggt gaattgagcc ataggctcaa gagggggctg
     2881 gccccctccc ccgcttcacc gaaatccgct tgaggccaag ccccgcgccc gctaatcacg
     2941 atccgcaaag gagcacgccc catgtcgatg aacagctttg gacacctctt ccgcgttacc
     3001 acctggggtg aaagccacgg tcccgccttg ggcgcgaccg ttgatggctg cccgccgggg
     3061 gttgaaatcg acgaaagcat gatccagcgc tggctggaca agcgcaaacc ggggcagaac
     3121 aagttcacca cccagcggcg cgaacccgat caggtgaaaa tcctgtccgg cgtgttcgaa
     3181 ggccagacca ccggtacgcc cgtccaactg atgatcgaaa acaccgatca gcgctcgaaa
     3241 gactacggcg atatcatgga caagttccgt ccgggtcacg ccgatatcac ctattggcag
     3301 aaatacggca tccgcgatta tcgcggcggc gggcgcagtt cggcccgtga aaccgcgtca
     3361 cgggtggctg ctggcggtct ggcgcgagag gcgatcaaac agatcgcgcc caacgtgcag
     3421 atcaccggct acatgaccca gatcggcccg cacaagatcg accgcagcaa tttcgactgg
     3481 tctcagatcg aacagaaccc gttctggacg cccgacgcgc aggccgcgca ggactgggcc
     3541 gcctatctgg acgaactgcg caaatccggc aactcggtcg gcgcagtggt cgaggttgtc
     3601 gcgcgcggcg ttcccgccgg gctgggagcc ccggtttacg ccaagttaga cactgatctg
     3661 gccgccgcga tgatgtcgat caacgccgtc aaaggtgtcg agatcggcga aggcatggcc
     3721 gccgccgaac tgaccggcga ggccaacgcg gatgagattt tcatgggcca gaacggcccg
     3781 caatacagtt cgaaccacgc gggcggcatt ctgggcggca tctcgaccgg gcaggatgtc
     3841 gtggtgcggt ttgcggtcaa gccgacgtcg tcgatcctga ccacgcgcaa aaccatcacc
     3901 aaatccggcg aagagaccga gattatcacc aaaggccgac acgacccctg cgtcggcatc
     3961 cgcgccgtcc ccgtgggcga ggcgatgatg gcctgtgtga tcctcgatca cctgttgctg
     4021 caccgtggtc agatcggcga gaatcgtgga catatcggct gatctgcgca cccggctgcg
     4081 ccgcaccgtc gcgcagcgga tgcagaccga cccggcgcat gatctggccc atctggatcg
     4141 cgtctgggtg aacgcgcagg ccatggcgga tgaacagacc gacagatcgg tgctgctggc
     4201 ggcctgctat ctgcacgatc tggtcaacct gcccaaggat tcacccgacc ggcatctggc
     4261 gtcacgtcaa tccgcggcag aatcagagtc tattctggcg cagctgggct tttcctctgc
     4321 gcagatcagc gccacgcaac atgccatcgc agcgcatagc tattctgcgc aaatccctcc
     4381 cgaaacaccc gaagcgcaga ttttgcgcga cgcagaccgg ctggatgcgc tgggggccat
     4441 tggtatcgcc cgcacgttct cggtatctgg cgcattgggc cgggttcttt acgatccggc
     4501 tgatccgttt gccgacacgc ggcctctgga cgatctgcgg ttctcgttgg atcactggaa
     4561 ggtcaaactg ctgaacctgc cggatgagat tctgactgac acgggccgcc agatcgcgcg
     4621 gcaccgcgcc gaccgcatga tccggtttct ggaggaattc ggggatgaaa tcggccaccc
     4681 gctgcccgat cactggaaat caacctgatt ggtacaatcc cggcgttgat cttttgtcgc
     4741 caaaagcgca gggtccggcc aatggcaaaa tcgttaacat cgcatcgacc catgctggcc
     4801 gtgggtctca aactggctgc gctgatgctg ttcacctcga tgtcggcact ggtcaaagcc
     4861 ctgtccgagg atttccctcc gggtgagctg gtattcttcc gctcgctctt tgccattccg
     4921 gtcatcatcg cctggctgat gtggcgcgga gagctggcgc aaggtttcgt cgtcaagaaa
     4981 cccatgggtc atttctggcg cggtgtcctg ggcaccagcg ccatgggcct gacctttacg
     5041 ggcctcagcc tgctgcccct gcccgaggtc acagcgatcg gttacgccac cccgatcttc
     5101 accctgattc tggccgcctt gatgctgggt gaacgtattc gaatgatccg catcggtgcg
     5161 gtggcactgg ggcttctggg cgttctgatc atgatctggc cccggctcgg cagcactcag
     5221 atggagctgg cggccaccat cggcgcatta tgcgtcctga ccgcaacagt cgcccgcgcc
     5281 tttgtccaga tccacatccg gcaactggtc aaagtcgatc acccggccgc catcgtcttc
     5341 tatttctcga tgaccgcaac cttattgtcg gctttgaccg tgttctgggg atggaagatg
     5401 ccgacgctga atcaggctct gatactgatc acaattggat tgatcggtgg ggtcgcgcag
     5461 attctggtca cctcgtccta tcgctttgga caggcgtcga tgctggcgcc ctatgattat
     5521 gcgaccatgc tgtttgcgat tgtcattggc tatgtctggt tcgacgaact gcccacggtg
     5581 gcgatcctcg ccggcgccgc gctggtcatc gcaggcaata tcgtggtcgt ctggcgcgag
     5641 caccagctgg ggttagagcg gggaaaggcc cgcgcgctga ccgatcacaa accgtgactt
     5701 tacctttcgc aaacttcgct taggttaccc gcgacaatca aaaagggttt cccgatgagc
     5761 gacgcgcagg atcacaagga aaagatgcag aaggtgcagg ccgagcaccg caagaaagtg
     5821 tccgaggcga ccgatcccgg gcgcggtctg gtgctgatca acaccggcaa gggcaagggc
     5881 aaatcctcgg ccgcgttcgg ggtggtgatc cgcgcgctgg gctgggggca gaaggttgcc
     5941 gtggtgcagt tcatcaaggg caagtggaaa actggcgagc gacgcttttt cgaggatcgc
     6001 gatctggtca cctggcatac gatgggcgaa ggctttacct gggacacaca ggaccgcgag
     6061 cgtgacatcg ccgccgccaa cgccgccttc gacaaggcct gcgcgctgat ggccagcggt
     6121 gagtatgatc tggtggtgct ggacgagatc aatatcgccc tgcgttatga atacctgtcg
     6181 gtggatcagg tgattgaggg gctgaaggca cggtcagaca agaccagcgt gttcctgacc
     6241 gggcgcgacg caccgcaggc actgcgcgat tatgctgatc tggtcaccga aatgactgtg
     6301 gaaaaacacc cgtttcaggc tggcatcaaa gctcagcgcg gtgtggattt ctgatactga
     6361 agttttcgtt cggcccgcga gtcacttgac cggtgctgat ggaaaacaga gcctaacaaa
     6421 gggcaagccg cgcaaagctg cgcggcttgt cgaacagcgg atgccggatg tgttcaggcg
     6481 gtggcggtct gctcaggcgc gctgagcgag atcacaacca caacggccgc accattcagc
     6541 cagtagaaaa gcgcatcgat accggtaaat cccagcaggc tgggtgccag caggaaagtg
     6601 atgccgacga tcaggtccac ggccagatgg aacttgtagg gcaacacccg ccagatacca
     6661 agatgatggt cggtcagcac cgtcagcaca aaagcagcga caccggtcac caccgataac
     6721 caaagcgcca gcggattgga ctgacccaat cccagaacaa agggcagcac catcagcgcg
     6781 atggcaaccg gatagtcgag atacgcatga acagtgcggg tgacgaaacg cagggacatc
     6841 tgaacttcct ttcctcaatc agtgatgagg taagaatagg tgcgtccatg cgaacgcagc
     6901 atcccagatc gtttgcgaga tattgcagat cgttcagatt cgacgatgga tcagtgcatg
     6961 gcccgatagg ccgcaggcga cacgccgacc tgcttcttga acacgcgcga aaacgctgcc
     7021 tccgaggcat agccgacctc ggccgccgcg tcggccacgt tccagcgact ttccgtcaag
     7081 ccgtgacagg cgatctgcat ccgccagtcg gtcagatatt gcatgggcgt ggtgcccatc
     7141 ttctcggcga agagctgggc aaaggcggtc cgcgacatcg ccgcctcgcg tgccagcgtc
     7201 gcaacgctcc agtcctgagc gggagactga tggaacgctg tcagcgcgcg cgagatgcgc
     7261 gggtcggcaa acccggccag cgccgcgtca tcggggcttt gatgttccag ataggcgcgg
     7321 atggcctgcg caaacagaac ctcggacagt ttcagggcga tcaggtcgcc accgatccgc
     7381 gcgcccgaaa cctctgagcc gatcatgcgc agcgtcgcct cgatccacga acccgcctct
     7441 tccccgtaat tctggatcag gatgtaaggc ggcagccggt caatcagcat atgtccggtg
     7501 ccattacgcc cggcagggcc ggtgaacgag aaatggccgc agatcaactg cgtatcccgc
     7561 tcctcatccg ggccgccata gaccagaaca ccgtcgcctt tgtaaccgga aatctgcaac
     7621 acctgctcca aaggcagagc atcaaatggc cggacctcgt tacacaacaa ggcatgcggc
     7681 gcgccatgcg gaatcaggat caggtcaccc tgcttgaggc gcagtgtttc gccggatgcg
     7741 gggacatgaa ccttcaactc accgcgttgg acgaaatgaa accgcgcgac gttttcgaag
     7801 cccggcacct gaacgccgaa gggtggcgtg aaagacgtgc ggaaatagaa tgtaccgcgc
     7861 aaggacaggc gggtgagaat atcgctgaga aggtccaaca tggatcataa atatccgctt
     7921 ggtcagccaa gtccacgacg cgggacgatc tgcacaaaaa tttgcacgcc ctgcaacaaa
     7981 aacccccgcc gaagcgaggg tttcagatgt ttccgattac gagcggacca gtttttcgta
     8041 atcctcggca atctcgcggg tcagatctcc gacctcgaac gtgtagtctc cgatctgccc
     8101 gaccggggtg acctcggcgg cggtgccggt cagccagcac tgctcaaaat cagccatttc
     8161 ctcgggcttg atgcggcgtt cgtggacggt gatgcccttg tctttcagca tctggatcac
     8221 cgtctggcgg gtgataccgt tcaagaagca atcggccagc ggggtatgga cctcaccatc
     8281 cttgacgaag aacacattgg cgcccgtcgc ctcggccaca taaccgcggt aatccatgaa
     8341 cagcgcgtcc gaacagcctt tggcctcggc cttgtgcttg gagatggtgc agatcatgta
     8401 aagacccgcg gccttggcat gaaccggaat ggtttcgggg ctgggacgtt tccattcggc
     8461 gatgtccagc ttggcgccct gcatcttggc gtcaccgtaa taggcgcccc acggccacac
     8521 ggcgacggcc atgcgcaccg ggttcttggc cgacgcgaca cccatatcct cacccgagcc
     8581 gcgccagacc agcgcgcgga tgtaagcgtc ctgcaaaccg ctggctttca acgcctcttg
     8641 cttggcggcc tcgatctggt ccagcgtata ggggatcggc atgtccagcg cctcggccga
     8701 ggcgatcagg cgttcggaat gttcccggct tttgaagatc ttgccgttat aggcgcgctc
     8761 accctcgaac accgaggacg cataatgcat cgcgtgtgac aggatgtgca cattggcctc
     8821 gcgccaatcc accagtttgc catccatcca gatgacaccg tcacgatcat cataccccgc
     8881 catgcgaacc tcctgaaccg ggtcaaattt ccaaatattg cgctgattaa gtccgtatcg
     8941 gacataaagt tgcgcaaaaa ctgcgattcg atacctgcgc actcttggaa tgtcaataag
     9001 gctgacataa actgaggccg tattgtgcat gaggcccgtt atgtccgaaa tccgccccgc
     9061 cccgatcttt ggcggagaaa gcctgttatt tctgacggat gagcagttac ggcagggtat
     9121 agaggcgatg ttctttgcct atcgcggctt taccgccgat cccgatcgca ttctgtccga
     9181 tatggcctac ggtcgcgcgc atcaccgggc gattcacttc atcaatcgcg cgccgggcac
     9241 caccgtgaac aacctgctgg gcatcctggg tgtgacgaaa cagtctctga accgggtcct
     9301 gcgcaccctg atcgaagacg gattggtcga aagccgcgtg ggaaaagtgg acaaacgcga
     9361 acgccaccta tttctgactg acaagggcaa ggcgctggag gccactttgt ccgatgcgca
     9421 gcgggcacgg atgcgggcgg cattcaagga cgcgggcccc gaagcagtgg ccggttttcg
     9481 taaagtgctt gaagcgatga tggatgctga tatgcgtcgt gcatatacga aactgcggga
     9541 tacgacttca tgagcgatat ggacgcccat cttctgatcg tcgacgatga cgagcgcatt
     9601 cgcgatctgc tcaagaaatt tctgatgcgc agcgggtttc tggtgactgc agcacgggat
     9661 gcggcgcatg caaggcgggt gctatcgggg ctggatttcg acctgatcgt gatggacgtg
     9721 atgatgccgg gcgaggatgg cgtcagcctg accaaggcgc tgcgggacac ccatacgacc
     9781 cccatattgt tgctgaccgc gaagggtgag accgaacatc gcatcgcggg tcttgaggca
     9841 ggcgccgatg actatctcgc caaaccgttc gagccgaaag agctgctgct gcggatcaac
     9901 gcaatcctgc ggcggatgcc ggaaactccg gcgcaggagg cggcgacgaa gattctgacc
     9961 ctcggcccga tccgttatga catcgaacgg ggcgagatgt ggcaggggga cgatccggta
    10021 cgtctgaccg cgaccgagag ccagttgatg aaaattttct cggcccagcc gggcgagccg
    10081 atcagccgcg ccaagctggt cgaggatctt ggccgtgaca aggggcaggc gcaagagcgt
    10141 gcggtggacg tgcagatcac gcgcctgcgc cgcaagattg aacaagaccc gaaacagccg
    10201 cggtacctgc agaccgtgcg tggggcaggg tatatgctgg cgccggatta aagcgccgct
    10261 gcgcggcaat ttcatgcctt cggcgaggat atttttggcc agatgaacag gggaccccga
    10321 tgaccacagc ccttttgacc catgccgatt gtctggccca tgtaacgccg gatgggcatc
    10381 ccgagcgggt ggcgcggctg gagcatattc tgcacgctct ggaggggctg gagctgaagc
    10441 gggtaaccgc gccattggcg gcggatgacg atctgttgcg ggtacatccc gaaagccata
    10501 ttcgcgagat acagtccaca cgacccgccg agggtttcgc acagatagat ggcgatacct
    10561 ttatgtctcc gggctcggtg gatgcggcct atcgcgcggc gggcgcggca ttgcgggcgg
    10621 tggatctggt gctgggcggc gaggcctcga acgcgttctg cgccattcgc ccgccgggac
    10681 accatgcgga atccgagacg gcaatgggct tttgtttgtt cgggaacgcg gcgctggcgg
    10741 cgaaacatgc gctggatcat cacgggctga accgcgtggc ggtggtggat ttcgatgtgc
    10801 accacggcaa tggcacacag gatctgctgt gggatgaggc ccgagcgctg gtgatcacca
    10861 gtcagcagat gccgctgtgg ccgggatcag gccgcccgga tgaaaccggt gcgtatgaga
    10921 cggttctgaa catgccactc gcccccgggt ccggcggggc cgagatgcgc gccgcgtatg
    10981 aggcagaggc ctttccgcgt ctgcgcgcgt tcaggcccga actgatcatc atttccgccg
    11041 gattcgatgc ccatcaggat gatcctttgg ccaatctgaa ctggtctacg ggtgatttcg
    11101 catggatcac agcggaactg tgcaggatcg ccgatgaggt ttgcgagggc cgtatcgtct
    11161 cgactctgga aggcgggtat gatctgaacg cactggccgc ggcgacacgc gcccatgtgg
    11221 aagaactgat gaaggcagcc aaatgaccga taccccagtt gagcagatga cgttcgaaca
    11281 ggcgatgaaa gagcttgagg ccgtggtggg ccagctggaa cgtggcgatg tggcgctgga
    11341 tcagtccatt gcactgtatg agcgcggggc ggccctgaaa aagcgctgcg aggatgagct
    11401 gaagcgcgcc gaggaaaagg tggccgcgat cactctggac gccagcggtc agccgaccgg
    11461 gacgacgcct gtcgaaggtc agtaaatgtt tcacgaacaa ctggcgcagg atgcggcgcg
    11521 gattcaggat cagttcgatg tgattctggg cgcgctggac gatctggacg tgacccgggc
    11581 gatggcctat gccaccgagg gcggcaagcg gttgcgcgga tttctggtac tggaaagcgc
    11641 ccggctgcat ggcatcgacg caagccgcgc aatctggccc gcaaccggga tcgaagcgct
    11701 gcacgcctat tcgctggtgc atgacgatct gccctgcatg gatgacgacg atctgcgacg
    11761 cggtcgaccc acggtgcatg tgaaatggaa tgagggcatc gccgtgttgg ccggagatgc
    11821 gctgcagact ctggcttttg agttgtgcgc gcggcccgag gttggaaatg ccgaaatccg
    11881 tgcggatttg accctaacat tggccaaggc aagtggcgcg caggggatgg ttctggggca
    11941 ggcgctggat atcgcggccg aaacggcggc tgcgccgttg acgctggatg aaatcacccg
    12001 gctgcaggca ggcaaaaccg gtgccttgat cgaatggtca gcctgtgccg gggcgcggct
    12061 ggcacaggcc gatcctgcac ccttgcgcca atatgcccaa gcccttggcc ttgcttttca
    12121 aatcgccgat gacatcttgg atgttgaggg tgatgccgaa aaggccggaa agcggctgca
    12181 gaaagatgcc gaggcaggca aggcgacctt tgtctcgctt ttgggtctgg atgcggccag
    12241 gtcccgcgct gcggaactgg tcgaacacgc ctgcgccgcg ctggatgtgt acggcgcacc
    12301 ggctgaaacc ttgaagcagg ccgcccgctt cgttattgcc cgggacagct aagccaggaa
    12361 cgcgccaaat gtctgaccgc cccaatacgc ccctgctgga ccttgtgaac cgccccgcgg
    12421 acctgaaaca gttctcggac gcgcaactgc atcaggtggc ggcggagttg cgggccgaaa
    12481 cgatctctgc cgtgtcggtc actggtggtc atctgggcgc gggtctgggc gtggtcgaac
    12541 tgaccacggc gttgcacgcg gtattcgaca caccacggga caagatcatc tgggatgtag
    12601 gccatcagtg ctatccacat aaaatcctga ccgagcgccg cgaccgtatc cgcaccctgc
    12661 gccagaaaga cggcctgagc ggcttcacca agcgcagcga aagcccctat gatccatttg
    12721 gcgcggccca ttccagtacg tcgatcagcg ccgcgcttgg gtttgccgta gcacgcgatc
    12781 tgggcggcgt gacgtctgaa ggtctgggcg acgcgattgc ggtgatcggc gatggctcga
    12841 tgtccgccgg catggccttt gaggcgatga acaacgcggg ccacctgaaa aaacgcctga
    12901 tcgtgatcct gaacgacaac gagatgagca ttgccccgcc agtgggtgcg ctgtcgtctt
    12961 acctgtcgcg catctatgcc gaagaaccgt tccacgatct gaaagctgcc gccaagggcg
    13021 cggtctcgct gttgccggaa cccttccgcg aaggggccaa gcgggccaag gagatgctga
    13081 aaggcatggc ggtgggtggc acactgttcg aggaactggg cttttcctat atcggcccga
    13141 ttgatggtca cgatatggac cagctgctgc cggttctgcg caccgtcagg gcgcgggcca
    13201 cggggccaat cctgatccat gtgctgacca aaaaaggcaa gggctatgcc cccgccgagc
    13261 aggcccgcga caagggtcat gccaccgcca agttcgacgt tgtgacaggc gagcagaaaa
    13321 aggcgccctc caatgcgccc tcctatacct cggtcttcgg caagaccctg gtcgaggaag
    13381 ccgcgcgcga cgataagatc gtggccgtca ctgcggcgat gcccgatggc accggtctga
    13441 acctgtttgc agagcgctac ccctcgcgct gtttcgatgt ggcgattgcg gaacagcatg
    13501 gggtgacctt tgccgcagcg ctggcggcgg gcgggatgaa gccgttctgc gccatgtatt
    13561 ccaccttcct tcagcgcggc tatgatcagg tggtgcatga cgtggccatt cagcgcctgc
    13621 cggtgcgttt cgccattgac cgcgcggggc tggtcggggc cgatggcgcg acccatgcgg
    13681 gctcgttcga tgtcgcctat ctggccaatc tgcccggtat ggtggtgatg gccgccgcca
    13741 atgaggccga gctgatgcat atggtcgcca ccgctgcggc ccatgatgac ggccccatcg
    13801 ccttccgcta tccgcgcggc gaaggggtgg gtgttgacct gccggaacgg ggcgaagtgc
    13861 tgacgatcgg caaaggccgg ctgatccaga agggtgcccg cgtggcgctg ctgtccttcg
    13921 gtacgcgact ggccgaagtg cagaaggcgg ccgaggcgct ggccgcgcgc ggcatcactc
    13981 cgaccattgc cgatgcccgt tttgccaagc cgctggaccg ggatctgatc cttgatctgg
    14041 ccacgaagca cgaggcgctg atcaccatcg aagaaggcgc catcggcggc tttggcagcc
    14101 atgtcgctca gttgctggca gaggagggct tgtttgatgc ggggcttaag taccgctcga
    14161 tggttttgcc cgatatcttc atcgatcagg ccagcccggc ggacatgtac gcggtggccg
    14221 gcatgaatgc caaacagatc gaagccaaag ttctttctgt gctgggcatc gccacgatcg
    14281 gggaaaaacg cgcctgagca tcaggcgtgt aagcgcagcg cgcaaaccga agtgaggcat
    14341 caaatacgcc ggaatagtgc attcctcact cataatattc taatagcgcc caaataataa
    14401 acatttcaga aatgacatag gtcaatttct tgcgcgccgt gctaggctaa cacccgagtc
    14461 aggcaggcca acccctgcca aaaaatcaag ggtcgcgagc gaatgaacaa gctagccagc
    14521 cgacgcgcat tcctgcgcgg caagttgcgc atggacaaat ctgccatccg ccctcccggg
    14581 gcggaggatg cggaattcta cgacctctgc acccaatgcg atgaatgcca ggaagcctgc
    14641 cccgaggaca tcatccgttt tgacgcgcaa ggctggcccg tggtcaagct ggatgtggga
    14701 ccctgcacct tctgcggcga ttgcgccaac gcctgcccga ccggggccct gaaccccgaa
    14761 catgtggcag actggccatg gcgcgccacg gtgtccgcgt cttgcctgtc gatgaacggc
    14821 gtcagttgcc gcatatgcca ggatgtctgc gaccaccgcg caatccgctt ccgcctgcaa
    14881 accggcggcc gcgcagaacc cgtacttgat accgacagct gcaccggctg cggcgcctgc
    14941 gccagcgcct gccccgccgg ttccgtcagc tttgaacgcc acaccccgcc aactcaggag
    15001 gttgccttat gaacatctgt ggttgcctcg tccatgtgac acccgaaacc acgcaaagcg
    15061 ccaaagcagc gattgccgcg acgaacgggg ccgaaatcca cgcggcggcc gaggatggcc
    15121 gccttgttgt tgtggtcgag gatacgccgg aaaaactggc gtccgagacg atcatggatc
    15181 tgcatcagat cccgggcgtg atctctctga ccttgaccta tcaccatttc gaagacctcg
    15241 cggagacccg tccgcacctt aacgcttctc gccagatcta aagccggaga cccatgtcat
    15301 gaccatctct gaatcccgcc ggacctttct aaagtcaacc gccgccgctg cgacagcctc
    15361 ggcagccggc ctgccgttgg cgaccggaca agccaacgct caggccgcca ccccagatat
    15421 ccgctgggac aaagccgcct gccggttctg cggcactggc tgctcggtcc tggttggcac
    15481 caaagacggg cgcgtcgtgg ccacccaggg cgacccggac gcgccggtga accggggcct
    15541 gaactgcatc aagggctatt tcctgtccaa gatcatgtat ggcaaggacc gtctgaccac
    15601 gccgatgctg cgcaagacca acggcgaata cgacaagaac ggcgagttcg agcctgtcag
    15661 ctgggacgaa gccttcgatg taatggccgc caagtggaaa gaggcgctgg ccaagaaagg
    15721 cccgaccagc gttggtatgt tcggttccgg ccaatggacc gtctgggaag gctatgccgc
    15781 cgccaagatg atgaaggcgg gcttccggtc caacaacatc gaccccaacg cgcgccactg
    15841 catggcctcg gccgtggtcg gctttatgcg gacatttggc attgatgagc cgatgggctg
    15901 ctatgacgat ttcgaacacg ccgatacgtt cgtgctctgg ggctcgaaca tggccgaaat
    15961 gcacccgatc ctgtggtctc gcctgaccga cacacgcctg accaaaccgg gtgccgaggt
    16021 gcacgtgctg tctacgtatg agcaccgctc attcgagctg gcagacaatg ggatggtctt
    16081 tgcgccgcaa accgatctgg cgatcctgaa ctatatcgcc aattacatca tccagaatgg
    16141 cgcggtgaac gaagagttcg tcaagaacca cgtcaatatc accaagaccg ccaccgatat
    16201 cggttatggc ctgcgcgaca atcacccgct gcagcaagaa gccgaaaatc ccaatgtcgg
    16261 caagatggac ccgatcagct tcgaggaata tgccgaagcc gtttcggaat acacgctgga
    16321 atacacatcg gaactgtccg gcgtccccgc cgcgcagctt gagcgtctgg cccagcaata
    16381 tgccgatcca aaccgcaaag taatgagcct ttggaccatg ggcttcaacc agcacacccg
    16441 cggatcgtgg gtgaactcgc tgatgtacaa cgtgcacctg ctggtgggca agatttccga
    16501 acccggcaac tcgcccttct cgctcaccgg tcagccttcg gcctgtggca cggcacgtga
    16561 ggtcggcacc ttcgcccacc gcctgcccgc cgatatggtc gtggcaaacg acaagcaccg
    16621 cgagatttgc gaaactgcgt ggaacatccc cgctggcacg atcccaccca aacccggctt
    16681 ccacgccgta ttgcagcacc gcaagctgaa ggatggcgac ctgaatgcct attgggtgca
    16741 gtgcaccaac aacatgcagg ctgcaccgaa catcaacgaa gaaggctatc ccggctatcg
    16801 caacccggaa aacttcatcg ccgtgtccga tccctatccg accgtgacgg ccctgtctgc
    16861 cgacctgatc ctgcccaccg ccatgtgggt cgagaaggaa ggcgcctatg gcaatgccga
    16921 gcgccgcacc cagttctggc gccagcaggt caaagctccg ggcgaggcga agtcggacct
    16981 ctggcaggtc atggagttct cgaaacgctt caccgtcgaa gaggtctggg gcgaggaact
    17041 tctggccacc atgccggaac atcgcggcaa gaccatgtat gaggtgctgt tcgcaaacgg
    17101 ctcggtcgac cagttcccgc tgtctgagac cgccgaaggg ttcgacaacg acgaatccga
    17161 gcatttcggc ttctacgtcc agaaaggcct gttcgaagaa tatgccaatt tcggtcgcgg
    17221 ccacgcgcac gatctggcac cattcgaaac ctaccaccag gcccgcggtc tgcgctggcc
    17281 ggtcgtggac ggcaaggaaa cactctatcg tttccgcgaa ggttatgatc cttacgtgcc
    17341 cgaaggcgcg ggtgtgaagt tctacggcaa gaaggacggc aaggcgagca tcatctttgc
    17401 cccttatgaa cctgcccccg aggaaccgga tgcggaatat gatctgtggc tgtgcaccgg
    17461 tcgtgtgctg gaacactggc attcgggttc gatgacccgt cgggtgcccg aactgcaccg
    17521 cgcctatccc gccgccgtgg tctatatgca ccccgaggac gcgcgcgagc gtggtctgcg
    17581 gcgcgggcag gagatcgtgc tgtccacccg ccgtggtgag gtcaccagcc gggtcgaaac
    17641 ccggggccgc aacaaggtac cgcgcggtct ggtcttcatg ccgtggttcg acgaaggcca
    17701 gctgaccaac aagctgacgc tggacgcgac ctgcccgctg tcgaaagaga ccgacttcaa
    17761 gaaatgcgcc tgtaaggtcg agcgcgcgta aagggcaggc aaggcaaagg taagacccat
    17821 gtctcgtgtt ggctctcccc tctcgccgca gcggcgccgg ttcctgcagg actcggcgcg
    17881 cgcagcgggc ggctgcgtgg cagccgggtc cctgctggcc tggctggcac gggacgcacg
    17941 ggcattgccg gccgaggcgt tgcgcccccc cggtgccttg ccggaaaaag acttcctgtc
    18001 cgcctgtatc cgctgcggat tatgcgtgcg ggactgcccc tatgacacgc tgaaactggc
    18061 cgaactgggg gtcgatgcgg tggccaccgg cacgccgtac tttaccgccc gcgatattcc
    18121 ctgcgagatg tgtgacgaca tcccctgcgt cgcggcctgc cccaccgggg cgctggaccc
    18181 cgggctggac aacatcgacg atgccaagat gggcgtggcc gttctggtcg atcaggaaaa
    18241 ctgcctgaac ttcctcggcc tgcgttgcga tgtctgctac cgcgtctgcc ccgtcatcga
    18301 cgaggcgatc acgctggaaa ccgagcacaa cgcccgttca ggcagtcacg cgatcttcat
    18361 cccgactgtt catgccgatc gctgcaccgg ttgcggtgtc tgcgagaaaa gctgcgttct
    18421 gcccgaagcc gcgatcaagg ttctgcccgc ccggctggcc cgtggcagca gtgccgatca
    18481 ctaccgcaag ggctgggaag aaaaagaagc caaaggcgcg cccgtcgtcg aaggcatcat
    18541 cgacctgccc gatcgcctgc cgggaccggg caccgataac ctcgtcgcac cgggcggctt
    18601 tgaacccacg ttcaatctgc cggaggtcac ccaatgaccg cccgcgcaca tatgccactg
    18661 gggcaggaag ccatcgccgc caaaggctgg ctgggtgccc ataaatacct gctgctgcgc
    18721 cgggcgagtc agctgctctt tctggtgctg ttcctgctgg gcccgtggtt cgggatctgg
    18781 atcgtgcagg gcactctagc cggatcactg acactgggcg tgctgcccct gaccgacccg
    18841 tttgtctttc tgcaaagcct gattgccgga cactggcccg agctgaccgc cgccatcggt
    18901 gctgtcatcg ttctggtggc ctatgcgctg atcgggggcc gcgtctattg ttcctgggtc
    18961 tgcccgatca acccggtcac cgacggcgcg cattggttgc accgcaagtt gggcctgcaa
    19021 aagggctggc aacccaaacg cggcacacgg ttgtggatca tggcaaccgt tctgatcgtg
    19081 tccggcctga ccggagccat cgcatgggag ctggtcaatc cgatcaccat gctgcaccgc
    19141 gggctgatct ttggcatggg tttcgtctgg gcaatggtcg ccgcgatttt cctgttcgac
    19201 ctgttcgtct cgcgccacgg atggtgcggc catgtttgcc ccgtgggcgc gttctatggg
    19261 ctggtagggc aaaaagcgat gctgcgggtc agcgccgcca accgcgccgc ctgcgacgat
    19321 tgcatggact gctacgcggt ctgcccggaa aaccacgtga tctcgccagc cctgaaaggc
    19381 aatggcaatg acaccccgct gatcctgtcg cctgactgca ccaattgcgg gcgctgcatc
    19441 gatgtctgcg ccgaagacgt tttcaaattc acccatcggt tcgacgccct gaccgtcgcg
    19501 ccaccggaac caaccgccgc gccccagccg cgcgcctcga gacctttttg aaggagtgag
    19561 aagatgaaaa agccgatcct tgtgggcctt gccctgatcc cgccgctgct cctcggtggc
    19621 ctggcccttg cacaatctac cggggtcacc actctgcgcg gagccgatgt cgatgaaccc
    19681 gtcgttctgg atcaggttca ccggaatgtc gaaggccgcc tgcagcgcaa ctatcgccag
    19741 cagccgccgc tgatcccgca ctcgatcgag caatatcaga tcgacctgcg caccaaccag
    19801 tgcctgtcct gccatgactg gaccaaagcg ggcgagcgca acgcaccgac cctatcgatg
    19861 acccactatc tggatcgcga aggccgcgag ctggatcaga tcgcgggcac ccggtatttc
    19921 tgtaatcagt gtcacgtacc gcaagcggat gctttgccgc tggtcgacaa cacttttgaa
    19981 ccttcctccg gtaactgaac tcaggtcgaa aaggagagcg cgatatgtcc gacgactccc
    20041 aagaaaaaca agggctcatc cgacgcctct ggacctggtt ctggagcccg atcgccgtcc
    20101 tcagcgtcgg tttcacccta ttggccgggt ttctggcggg catcctgttc tggggtggtt
    20161 tccactgggc gctggagctg accaacacgg aagaattctg cgtatcctgt catacgatgg
    20221 aaaccaatct gggcgagtat cgagaaacgg ttcactacaa caacgattcc ggcgtgcggg
    20281 ccatctgttc cgattgccac gtcccggatg aatggaacca caagatcaag gccaagatca
    20341 tggccgtgaa ggatgtctat cacgagctgg caggcaccat cagcactccc gagaagtatg
    20401 aagatcaccg tctggcgatg gcgtccgccg tgtggaagaa gatgaaggaa tccgacagcc
    20461 gcgaatgccg caactgtcac aatttcgatt atatggactt cacccttcag gaaacccgcg
    20521 ccgccagcga acaccagcgc gcccttgata ccggcatgac ctgtattgac tgtcatcagg
    20581 gcatcgcgca cagcctgccg cccggatatc tggaagagta ccagaagatc tcggacgcgg
    20641 tggatggtga ggttctgcag aaacacgcag ccgcatcagg cgacgacatc cgtgcgttcc
    20701 tgaacaaaag ctcggattaa agcggggaca gagatgttag agatacttgg aaccatcggc
    20761 ggcaacgtgc tgggcctgcc cggcattctt ggtctggcac tgggcatgat gacgcgtcag
    20821 ttgtggctgg gcgccctgtt gggcggtctg gtcggcctga tcgcgccact gctctttgcc
    20881 gggtggcaat tttcccacat tggaacggtg ccgttgttga tcgcaatcat cgttggcgtc
    20941 tgcgccggca gtcttggcac cgccattcgc cgcaagggcg cgacagtctg aacaggtgaa
    21001 cccggcagca atgccgggtt accgccccca gttttccgcc ggatcgcttt cggcataatc
    21061 ccgcagcaac gcgatatccg atatttcagc gtgattgcgg ttgatcttta cgcccaccgc
    21121 cttgagccgc gaaaacgccc ggctcaggct ttcgggcttc atccccagac gaccggcaat
    21181 caacatcttg tcgtatggca gtgatacttc gcagccaccc gtgtcgctgt cacagaggtt
    21241 cagcaaaaac tcggccacgc gctgcgcacc cgtctgcgcc ttgagctgtt ccagctgcgc
    21301 caccagcgaa tgcaggtggg taaaggtcgc agccaggatc gagatcccga tttccgggtc
    21361 ttccttcatc agcgagatca ggaccgggct ggggatatgc atgacatcgc aggccgacac
    21421 cgcctcggcc gagaccggat acgccacatt gcgcagcgcc acggcctcgc caaagctgtc
    21481 gccccgggta aagacgctca caacggcctc ggccccggtt ggtgtcatgc ggaacagttt
    21541 gacccaacct tccagaacca cgtgaacggc ctgtgctttc tcttcctgca ggaagatcgt
    21601 ctcgccgcga tcatactgac gccagatcgc gtggctcagc agcgtttcga catgctgatc
    21661 cggcaaactg cgcagcagca gcgactggcg tgcaattgct ttttgtgcct catgagacat
    21721 gaaaacaccc ctttgtcttt gccgccgatg tctaacgacg tccgtccatc ccggcctcta
    21781 gctatgccag acgcggcgcc ggtgcactac ccttataata cgacgtcaac ttgacaattg
    21841 tcatgttgtg gggcgtgacc ctgtcctatc ttcagcccga agccagtaat ccggggagcc
    21901 cgcaacatgg actacgagcg tttttttgat cagagccttg aagccctgcg aggtgaggga
    21961 aactatcgcg ttttcattga cttgcaacgc cgctgcggat ccttccccaa tgcccgccaa
    22021 accgatggtt ccgtgcagcg ggacgtgcgg atctggtgtt caaacgacta tctcggcatg
    22081 ggtcagcacc catctgtgat cggtgcgatg catgacgcat tggaccgctg cggcgcgggg
    22141 gccgggggca cgcggaacat atcgggcacc actcacgacc acgtgctgct tgaggctgaa
    22201 ctggccgatc tgcacggaaa agaagccgcg cttctcttta cttccggata tgtttcgaat
    22261 tgggcggccc tcggcaccct cgccgcaaaa atcccgggac ttatcgtatt ctccgacgcg
    22321 ctgaaccatg cctcgatgat cgaaggcatc cggcattccc gtgcccaaaa agtgatctgg
    22381 aaacacaacg atctggaaga ccttgaggcg aaactggcca ccgccgatcc tgatgcgccc
    22441 aagatgatcg cctttgaatc ggtatattcg atggacggtg acatcgcgcc gatcaaagag
    22501 atttgcgatc tggccgacaa atacggtgcg atgacctacc tggacgaggt ccacgcggtt
    22561 ggcctttacg gcccgcgcgg cggcggcatc gccgaacgcg aaggtctgat ggatcgcctg
    22621 accgtgatcg aagggacact tggtaaagcg ttcggcgtgg ttgggggcta tatcgcggcc
    22681 tcggcagcgc tgtgcgattt cgtgcgcagc tttgccagcg ggtttatctt taccaccgcc
    22741 ctgccgccgt caatcgctgc cggggctgcg gcgtcgatcc ggcacctgaa acagtcgaat
    22801 gccgagcgcg acctgcaaaa ggcccgcgtg gcacaggtgc gcgcccgtct ggatgcggaa
    22861 ggcattcccc atatccccaa ccccagccac atcatcccgg tgatggtcgg cgatccggtg
    22921 aagtgcaagt tcatctcgga cacgctgctg gaagagttcg gcatctacat tcagccgatc
    22981 aactatccga ccgtgccaaa agggaccgag cggctgcgga tcacgccgtc tccggttcat
    23041 acggatgagg atatcgatca tctggtcggc gcgctgtccg ccctctggca acgttgtcag
    23101 attgcgcggc aaccgttggc agcccagtaa tcaaaagcgc ccctagcgtg agacctcgcc
    23161 gcctcttcgg aggcggcttt ttgtcagatc aggtagaggg caaagatgag gagggcaaag
    23221 ccggtcatca ccatcgtgaa cccccgcagc caggcggggc ttgcggccag atccagatag
    23281 cgggcgagaa tgacccggca ttttgccaag gcgaggatca ggataccgcc gcccagaagt
    23341 tcgggcggga tcggtaacac ggtcagcagc gcggaggcca cgctcagcac cagaagggtg
    23401 acccaggcgc gggtgagtgc gttcgggagc ctccggcggg agtatttggg aaaagatgaa
    23461 gtgacgggca tcgtgttcat cccagcaggt agatcacggg gaacagcatg atccagacca
    23521 gatcgaccat gtgccagaac tgcgcgcccg cctcgatgtt gcggggatcg tcgcgccagg
    23581 cgaccagcaa caggatggca accccggcca gcacatgggc ggcgtggaag ccggtcagca
    23641 agtagtagaa caggaagaac gggtgtgtct cgtaggtgat cccttgcgtg gccttgccgg
    23701 cgtattccgc gcctttgatg atcaggaaca caacgcccag cgcggcggcg gcgatcagcg
    23761 ccagacgggc cgcaccccgg cgcgcgatcc gccgccagtg caacgcctgc gcggccagat
    23821 aacccgatgt cactagcacc gccgtattga gcgccgcccc ggtgcggtag aggtgcgatt
    23881 gcgcctcggc aaaacctacc ggatcggtca ggcgcacgcc catgaatgcg atcagaccgg
    23941 cgccgaacac cagcagttcc gagatgatca gcacccacat cagcaactcg cccggaagct
    24001 cgtcgatcag agaggcatcg ctcatgcgcc gaccagttgg cggtagatct gcggcagcgc
    24061 catcgtcagg cggtgcgggt ctgggatgac ggcaaatcct ccctgaccga acatgcgcgg
    24121 gaaccagctt ttgccggttt tgtcgatggt gactccgaat accgattgcc cggcgcggcg
    24181 ggcctcgcga atggccatac aggtgtcttc gataccgtga cggccctcgt aatggtccag
    24241 atcgttgggc ttgccgtcgg tgatgatcag cagcaaacgg cgtttgcgcg attggctggc
    24301 cagatcggcg gaacaatggc ggatcgcagc accaaggcgg gtatagtggc cggggcgcag
    24361 cgaggcgatg cgttgttcga ccaagccgcc catcggctca tcgaagcgtt tgcagcgttg
    24421 cacgtaaacc cgctggcgtt tcagcgaact gaaggcgtgg atggcgaaat cgtcgccaca
    24481 ggcgttcagg ccccaggcca aagcggccag cgcctcgcgt tcgatgtcga tcactgcgcg
    24541 gccggtgacg gcgctttcgg tcgagcggct gacatccagc aggatcgaca ccgccagatc
    24601 gcgcgcctcg gggcgggatt gcatccagat gcgttcggtg ccttcgccat tggcgcagcg
    24661 gtccacctgc gcccggacgg cggcctcgat atccaattga tcaccgtcca gatggccacg
    24721 ggtcatcacg cggcccgggc gcagcgcctc gaactggcgt ttgacggcgc ggatgcggcg
    24781 ggcggtggcg gggtccttgc cgaactcggc ggcatcttcg cggatctcgg catccgaagt
    24841 cagaacgttg acatgatccg gcaggtactg ccccgtgcgc acatcccatt cgggatagag
    24901 aacccgaccc gacaggcgtt cgcggttcac gtcctcgggt gccaggtcca gatgcagttt
    24961 cagcttggtc ggtggcgcct tggagatctg gcccaacccg atctcttcct gatcgtcggc
    25021 ggcctttttg gcgttgtcgg gatcgtcatc gtcgatgcgc cggttgatgt tcaggaattc
    25081 ggcccagcta aggatcgctt cgaacttgtg cagaatgaaa ctgtcgctgc ggttggcctg
    25141 atcggatttg cggcggcggg cgcggtgggt tttctcgccg gattcctcgg gcggaccttc
    25201 ggtgtcgggg ttttccacct cgttatgttc ggagaacccg accgggcgca gctcgggcca
    25261 cagcgggacg gggcggaaat gctgatagcc gcgcggggcg gtcacgtcat cacccagcgc
    25321 cagaagctgc tcggcctttg gtgacaaagg cgcggggtcg cccagcatgt cgcggatcag
    25381 ttcttcaacc gctgcctcga cgggtggcaa cccggaaatg tcgcgttgat acaggacgcc
    25441 cttgcacagc tcggtataaa gcgggcgcag gccgggggcg ttgtgcaatg ccgcctcgac
    25501 catctgccgg gcggcgacaa gcgcatgcag gtcggcgcgc aacgggtcgt cttcgtcgat
    25561 acgggttccg gcatgggcgg cggcggcggc cagccagaca tagagcgcgc cgttggcttc
    25621 acgcgcggga aacaccgcca gccggtcggg caggcgcaga acttcgccat cgaacgaggc
    25681 acgcggcatc agctcgacct cggttgccag acggcggcgc catcccagac ggtggcgcga
    25741 aacctcgggt gagaccgggc gcaattctac gcccggacta cccccaagcc ctcgaaagag
    25801 gacagccagc cgccccgcga cctcagaaag gtcgaccgcg gctccaacat gcacctcggg
    25861 tgcatcgaga cggctggcaa gggtgtgcca cagtttcccg atcgtttctt cgggttccca
    25921 tggctcgaaa tcgatcctga ccatcggccg gcctcaccca aagacagccg tgacaagatc
    25981 gaggagcccg cgtttgatat cctcatcatc ggtcagaggt tcgatcatcg cggcaaggat
    26041 ggcgcggtcg gtggacatgc cctgtgcgat cagcgtcgcg gcatagacaa ccagacgggt
    26101 ggaaacgcct tcctcaagat cctgaccctt gagcccgcgc agcttaccgg ccagtcggac
    26161 cagcggtttg cagcgctcca gcggcaggcc gctttcctgt gcgacgacct gcgcctccat
    26221 ttcgggcgac ggaaagtcga attccagcga gatgaaccgc tgccgggtcg agggtttcag
    26281 ggttttcagg atattctggt agccggggtt gtatgaggcg accagcatga agccgggtgc
    26341 ggcctcaagt tcttcgccgg tgcgatcgat cggcaggatg cgccggtcat cggtcagcgg
    26401 gtgcaacaca acggtgacgt ctttacgggc ctcgaccact tcgtcgaggt agcagatcgc
    26461 gccttcgcgc accgcgcggg tcagggggcc atcgacccag acggtttcgc cgcccttcag
    26521 aaggtagcgg ccgatcaggt cggcagcggc cagatcgtcg tggcaggcca ccgtatataa
    26581 cgggcggcca agacgggcgg ccatatgggc cacaaagcgg gtcttgccgc agcctgtcgg
    26641 gcctttcaga agaaccggca ggtcgttgtt gtaagcggcg cagaacacat cgcattcatc
    26701 gccttgggcg aggtagaagg gggcgttcgc cgccccctca ttcagtttca tggagccgtc
    26761 catatccatc actccgcagg ggtttcagag gcaccgggtt caatcacctc tttccggggc
    26821 acccagatcg agtagatgaa cagcagcgca ccaagcacca cgaccacacc agagccgaga
    26881 cgcatccagt agaagatcgc aatctggtcc tgtacgtcca tgaagtactc gccaaccaca
    26941 cgttgcatat gggtctgcac ggttccgccg aaggtcagca cgaaggtcat gaagaccatg
    27001 ccgctggtca tcagccagaa cgaggccatg ttcagcacct gattatacgg atcacggttt
    27061 ttcaggatcg gcatcgcata gctgaagatc gccaggttga ggcagacata ggcaccatag
    27121 aaggccaggt gaccatgcgc ggcggtgatc tgcgtgccgt gggtgtaata gttcaccccg
    27181 tgcagcgtgt gcaggaagcc ccagacaccg gcaccgaaga aggcaagcgt tgcacaaccc
    27241 agcgaccaca gcagtgcggc cttgttggga tggtcccggc ggcctttcca gaccatgacg
    27301 aaggcaaagg ccatcatcgc gaagaacggt atcacttcga ggctcgagaa gatcgaaccg
    27361 atccactgcc agtaaccggg cgtaccgatc cagtagtagt ggtggccggt gccaaggatg
    27421 cccgagaaca gcgcggcggc aacgatgaca tagagccatt tttcgacgat ctcacggtca
    27481 acgccggtca gtttcagcat cagataggcc aggatcgagg ccatgatcag ctcccacacg
    27541 ccttcgaccc aaaggtggac gacataccac cagtattgct tgtccaagga caggttgccg
    27601 gggttgtaga aggcgaacag gaacagcagc gccagacccc agaggcccag aacaaggatg
    27661 ctcgagatcg ccgtcttctt gcccttcaga acggtcagcg acacgttgta aaggaacatc
    27721 agcgcggcca cgacgatgcc cgccttgacc catttgggct gctcaaggaa ctcgcgcccc
    27781 tctttgccca gcagccagtt gccttcgaac aggttgaaga cataggtcac gaccacaccc
    27841 agcgtgccga ccacaagaat gatcagctgc agataagcca gcgtgggtga gtggatttcg
    27901 cgctcggtct cttcagggat caggaagtaa gctgccccga agaagcccag cagcagccag
    27961 acgatcagag agttggtgtg cagcatccgc acgatattga acggcagaag ctcgctcagg
    28021 aagttcggga atacatagat gaaaccggcc agaaggccgc cgatcacctg taccgcgaac
    28081 agggccatcg ctactgcgaa gtaggcgtag gcgatttttt gggattcgta tttcattgct
    28141 ccgttccctt tctcagcctg cctcgttggg cggccagccc tgcgcgtcga tattgtccgt
    28201 ccagatcagg aagttggtca ggtcgcggat ctcttcgtcg ctgaggttga aattgggcat
    28261 ctgccggcga ccgggaatgc cggtcggctg cgcctccatc cagcccttga gcgcttcaaa
    28321 ggccgattcc gggtcgtcca gcacacccca gcgggtcatc acgttcccga cttcaggcgc
    28381 atagtaggcg ccctcgccca ggatcgtgtg gcagttgatg caggcatgtt tttcccagac
    28441 gtgcttgccc cgcaccacac tgtcatcgag cttcgccgaa ttctcggagt tgacgatgta
    28501 ccagtgcgag tgggccgaca gggccaggaa gatgaggatg aagaacagtg acccgccata
    28561 gaatatgttg cgagccatgc tctttgtcat gacttctcgc attgcgctct cctttgcgca
    28621 gattagctag tgtgacgaca atggcgactg gggggccggg ctgccttaac gaaagtcaag
    28681 acagccgacg cgatgaagca agttatcaga atgactgaat tgttcaggcc gcgcgcgggc
    28741 ctgtcagcgc cgaccacatg gcgatcaggt aaagcgcgaa ggccccgacc caaagcccgt
    28801 ccaccacaag catcgcggtc agatagccgg tgttcagatc cgatcccacc catctgagga
    28861 tcgcggccgc cgccatcaac ccgtatgcca ccgccatcgg cggcggcgcg atcaacgcac
    28921 gcccgctatg gcccagcgcg gcgcggctca tgactgccag agtcgtaccc ccgacgcagc
    28981 cgatccccag cacgtgcagc gccgcggttt cgttgccaaa ccccagcagc gacaggcccc
    29041 aaaggatcag cccaaacgcc agcatcccaa ggccgacatg cagggcgatc aggatcggct
    29101 gccgcatggc ccagaccgtg cgccagcgcg ccatgcgcag aatttgcacc acgccaagca
    29161 gcagcgcgac caaaccggtc atctgaccga tcccgaaggc cagcgcgctg acaggcaaca
    29221 gcagggcaat cagcatcgcc gacttgtcca gtgcggccac cgagaccggc caggcctctt
    29281 ccggcgcgcc cgcgcgtttc atcgcgttgc gggtaaaggc aggcgtgatc cggcccccta
    29341 ggattgcaat catggaacac agggtcagta acccggcgcg cagccccaca tcgagcgtat
    29401 cgccggtgac cccgatccat tccagatggg tcagcagatt ggcgatccag atcaggctga
    29461 gcagcagcag aaataccatg ttctgcggtt tcgggcggcg gatcagctgg gtcgcgatct
    29521 tcgccgccag aatcggcaca aaggccagat cgcatactgc aaccagaaca ggcgacagca
    29581 ctcccgaata ccacatggcc agacgcccca gcagccaaag ccccgcagcc accgctatga
    29641 atcgcgcgcg cgcgtcgggg gctccggtcc agttcggcac ggcggtcagg aagaacccgc
    29701 caagcgcggc ggtggcatag ccgaaaatca tctcatgcgc gtgccacatt ggcggggcca
    29761 tcgcatagct cgtatccgat gcgggaacgg caccggcctg aaccatcagc cagatacccc
    29821 agacaccacc gacaaacagc ccgtacaggc cagccgacag gaaaaacacc cgaaatcctt
    29881 cgccaaaaat tcgcgcgatg accgccgaca tgactgctct cctcggctct ggtggctttg
    29941 gctccgaccc tagcgagggt cattccggct ttacttaacc gaaatcaagc aggccaaaac
    30001 atgcctcaag aacccttatt ttattggcgg aatttttgtc gctccgcgcg gttaacaccg
    30061 ctcccgttga ctttcgtcaa ggatgacaaa ggcgtgatgt ctcaccctag gacctgcctc
    30121 accagcaaat ggagagtgat catgtcactt ggaatcagct acaacaaaac tggccgcgcc
    30181 ttcggggtcg gtttggcgat gctgctgggc agcgtcgctg cgccagcctt agccgaagag
    30241 ccaaccctga gcaaggaagc ctttgaatcc tcgaaacaac tttactttga acgctgcgcc
    30301 ggttgtcacg gcgtgctgcg caaaggggca acaggcaaaa gccttgagcc tttggttgaa
    30361 acgaagaacg ccgatggcac cgtaaccgag tcgggcaccc tgaaactggg tcaggaccgg
    30421 ctggaaaaaa tcatcgcatg gggtaccgag ggcggtatga acaacttctc ggacgtgatg
    30481 tccgaagaag aaatccgcga tatggcgacc tatatccaga tggagccgcc caagccgccg
    30541 gagatgtcgc ttgaacagat gatggcgacc cgcaaggtct atgtcgaacc cgaagactac
    30601 ccgaccgagc cgctgcatgg ccgcaactgg gaaaacttct tcgtggtcat cgaacgtgac
    30661 gtgggcaagg tggccgtgat cgacggtgac accaaggaag tgctggcgca catcccgacc
    30721 ggttacgccg tgcacgtcct gaaagcgtcc gagcaccata agctggaaga gccggaaaat
    30781 ccgggccgct tctggtacac catgggccgt gacggcaaga tgaccaagat cgacctgtgg
    30841 cagaaccccg aaaacatgtt ggtggccgag gtgaccattg gctatgacgc ccgcgacgtt
    30901 gccgtatcgg gtgatggtaa atacgtcatc ggcggtgcct attggccgcc gcatttcgcc
    30961 atcgtcgacg ccgaaaccat ggagccgaaa aaggtcgtct cgacccgggg ctacaacgtg
    31021 gacggggatt atgtggaaga ggcccgcgtg gccgccatct acaccacccc gaacgagccc
    31081 acatggatcg tggccgtcaa ggaactcggt cagctttggc aggtggacta ctccgacctg
    31141 gacaacctgc ggatcgacaa gatcgacagt gccaagttcc tgcatgacgg gttctttgat
    31201 ccgaccggcc gttacttcca gatcgccgca aacgcgtcga acaagatggt cgtggtcgat
    31261 accgagactc acaagctgga agctctgatc gacaccgcgc cgctgccgca ccccggcccg
    31321 ggcgccaact gggatgaccc gaattgtggc ccggttgccg gtacaaccca cctgggtgaa
    31381 ggcacggtca ccgtttgggg caacgacccc gaaggtcgcc cggacgacgc ctggaaagtc
    31441 tgctatgagg tggaaaccga cggacccggc ctgttcattc ggacacaccc ggaatcggat
    31501 tacatctggg ccgaccagac caagcacccc gagcctgaga ttcagcaatc ggtgcaggtc
    31561 atcgacaagg caaccggtga gatcgtgaaa acgatccaga tcaccgaaga ggaaggcaac
    31621 gtcgccgtcc acttcgagtt caaccaggac ggctccgagg tctgggtttc caagtggaac
    31681 cgctcgacct cgaaagaggc caatggtgag atcgtgatct tcgacgccaa gacgctggaa
    31741 gagatcggcc gcgtgaaggg tctgtttgcc ccgaccggca agttcaacgt ctacaaccgc
    31801 tcaaaccacg tcacctgacg ggtttgaaac caacacagga aagggcgggc ccctcgcccg
    31861 ccctttcttc gtttgagaca tcagccaaac tcaccggcct gccatccaag gccagacaag
    31921 acagccaaaa cggagcccgg atatgacctc cgaaccggat aagaaaaaac cgatctggcg
    31981 ccggtatttc ctgtggggaa tgcccgtggc cggtattgcc gtcgcgttcg tcgccggcat
    32041 catcttctgg ggcgggttca acaccgccat ggaagccacc aacaccaagg aattctgcgt
    32101 ctcgtgccac gagatgcgcg atttcgtcta tgaggaatac accggcacga tccacgacgt
    32161 gaaccgctcg ggcgtgggcg cggtctgttc cgactgccac gtgcccaagg actggacgca
    32221 caagatcatc cgcaagatca aagcgtccag agagctgtat ggcaaaatgg tcggcaccat
    32281 caacacccgc gaaaagttcg aagccaagcg cgtacatctg gccatgaacg aatgggagcg
    32341 gatgaaggcc accgactcgc gcgaatgccg caactgtcac gattttgaat cgatgatgcc
    32401 ggaattccag aaaccccgcg cccgtcagca gcacctgaat gccatgacgg ttggtcagac
    32461 ctgtatcgac tgccacaagg ggatcgcaca ctcggacgcc cgtgaccggg ccgaagaaga
    32521 atatctggaa aagctcgaag ccccgaaccc tgatttcatt cgcgaaatcc ccgccgaata
    32581 cctggccagt ctggaacgga tcgaagccaa ggaagccgcc gaggccgaag ccgaaaaggc
    32641 cgcacgcgtc gcccagcaag aggccgtgca ggcccagatc gcagcagcgg tcgatgcggc
    32701 cgtggctgaa gaacgcgcca aagcctctgg cgaggaagcc gcagcacctg caggcggtgg
    32761 cagcgatgtt ggcaccaata tcgactgggc cgctgttccc ggtgcggact tgaaactgtt
    32821 ctaccccgga caggcctcgt tcgaatgggt ccagaacggc agatcccacg gcggcgctcg
    32881 cccgttgacc aagggcggag atcagtgcac gacctgtcac gccaaggaac tcgacacgat
    32941 cggtaacaat atcgtggccg gtggtgagct tgaaccaact ccgatcccgg gcaaacgcgg
    33001 tgtgatcgat gcgaccgtgc aggccgcgca tgatgatgag accctgtata tccgtctgca
    33061 atggccggat gcgggccaca atcctgcgcc cttcgtcgat ggcggcaaga tggaccccga
    33121 caaccagatc aaggttgcca tgatgatcac cggcaccggg atcgagatgg gcgatcaggt
    33181 gggctgctgg gcctcgtgcc acgcggacaa cagctatatg ccctttgatc cgggtgccga
    33241 agccatcgcc gcaaacgggg atgtctcggg tcggctgagc acgcaggaca cggtgaccaa
    33301 atacatcagc gaaagccgga ccgaggtcga gatcaaaggc cgtcgtggca aggcgctggg
    33361 tggctgggac aagctgcagg ccgccgatca gatcgaacag tatctggccg atggcaccta
    33421 tctggacctg atgcgcgtct atgcggacgg cagcgccacc aacggctatc tgctggagca
    33481 gcgcgtggtc aatgacggcg aaatcgccgc ctcggccagt ctggatgcgg gcatgtggac
    33541 cgtggtgttc acccgtccgc tgaactcggg cgcgcccggc gatgtgccgc ttgaggccgg
    33601 tcagacctat acggtgggct ttgccatcca cgatgacttt gccgccgcac ggttccacca
    33661 cgtgacgctg gataccagcc tggcgctgga cgacgacagc gccttcatca acgtggtcaa
    33721 acaataaggg acaggggccg ggcattccgg ccccttccgt tcagaagagg agacttggac
    33781 gatgaaaccc caacaccttc ttcccgcgct gctgcttctg gccgcgcccg cctgggcaga
    33841 ggacaccacc gcgctgtgtg ccgaggccga ggaacgctat gtcgagctgt tcggtcagcc
    33901 cacctccgcc gtcgaggatg ccgaggtggt gctgatgtac aaatacaact tctgtccatt
    33961 cgagcggacc gtgaaggcgg gcaccacggt gcgctgggtc aatgtggaca aacgcaccag
    34021 ccattcggtg ctgctgaaag acggcagcga gcccgaaagc gaccggttgt tccccgagga
    34081 aacggtcgag ctgaccttcc tcacccccgg accgcaggat tacctgtgcg ggccgcactg
    34141 ggagacacag aacatgatcg gaatgatcac cgtcgaaccc tgagccgagg cagacataca
    34201 ggcagaatga aggggcgcgg gaccaattcc cgcgctcctt aacttatgtc aaggaggttc
    34261 cttttcgatt gcgccagtct gccgtcatga ctcgcccggc tcgcccagca acgtcccaaa
    34321 ttcgctgcgg atttgcgcag gcacaccggg ctccgaagac attcagacca agcgagtgtg
    34381 cacatgagcg gtaaggtttt tctgattggc gcaggtcccg gcgaccccga actgatgacc
    34441 ctgcgcgcgc tgcggatgct gcaagaggcg gacgtggtgg tttatgatcg cctggtctcg
    34501 gccgatatcc tcaatctgca cgccgacggc gtacgcctga tcccggtggg caaggcaccg
    34561 aaatgccata ccgtgccgca ggatcgcatc aatgaaatcc ttgtcgaaga agcccgcgcc
    34621 ggtcacaccg tagcgcgcct gaagggcggc gacccgatga tcttcgggcg cggctcggaa
    34681 gaggcggcgc atctgatggc aaacggcatc ccggtcgaat acgcgccggg aatcactgcc
    34741 gcgcaaggcg catcctgttc caccggcgtg ccgctgaccc atcgtgggct ggcaacctcg
    34801 gtgcaatatg tcaccgggca tcggcaggcc gacaaggtgc tggatctgga ctggaagcgt
    34861 ctggccgatc ccgacacgac gctggtggtc tatatgggcg tcgccaatat cggccagatc
    34921 gccatgggcc tgatgaccga aagcctgccc ggctcgaccc cggttctggc cgtgggcaaa
    34981 gcgaccaccc cggacgaaca tcgcatggtg tcccggctgg atcggctggc ggctgatgtc
    35041 cgcgccgccg acctgaaagc gcccacgctg ttcatcattg gcaaggttgt gtcgctttac
    35101 gccgaacggt ctgtggcaga attgctggag caggccaatg gctaagcttg gacgccgata
    35161 cgctgcgccc ggcagcagcg ccagacaacg cccgaccgcc ccccgcagcc ggtcgctgac
    35221 atcagttctg ctcacctctg ccgtgctggt ggccacaacc gcgttcgctg ccgacacgct
    35281 tgatcccaac gcattgaagc ggctggtcca tcaggattgc ggttcatgcc acgggctgtc
    35341 gctgaaaggc ggtcttggct ccgacctgcg atccgagacg ctggaacatt acgacgcgga
    35401 catcctgacc ggcgtcatcc tcgacggtat ccccgacacc gcgatgcccc cctggcggcc
    35461 cctgatcagt caggaagagg ccgaatggat cgcccgttac cttctggaac cggaggcaca
    35521 atgaaacagc tcatctttac ccttgcggcc accctgatga tgaccaccgc gcaggcggaa
    35581 cccaccgcca ccggagatct ggggctggtg atcgaacggg ccaagggctc ggtcctgctg
    35641 gtcgatcaat ccgaccgcgc ggcgctggcg cggatcgaag ggctgggcga tctgtcccat
    35701 gcctcattgg tctattcgcc cgatgaacgt ttcgcctatg tgttcgggcg cgacggcggt
    35761 ctgaccaagg tcgatatcgt cacccgccag atcgcaggcc gcgtggtgca ggcgggcaac
    35821 gccatcggcg gtgcgatctc ggacgatggg caactggtcg ccgtgtcgaa ctatgaaccc
    35881 ggcggcgtgc gggtgttcga cgccgagacg ctggagatgg tcgccgacat ccccaccggc
    35941 agcaaaacca tcggtctggt cgatgcaccg ggccgccggt ttgtcttcac catgtgggac
    36001 acgggcgaga cctggattgc cgatttcgcc gcaggcgcac ccgcaatcac caagatcccc
    36061 gagatgggta agaaccccta tgacgcgctg atcaccgcaa atggccgcac ctatatcacc
    36121 ggcctgttcg gcgaggacgg cctgaccgcg ctggacctgt gggccgagat gcctgaaccc
    36181 atccgcgtgc tgcccaacta tgggcgcggg caagaggaga tgccggtcta caagatgccc
    36241 cacctcgaag gctgggcgct gacgggccgc gaattcgtgc tgcccgccgt cggccatcac
    36301 gaggttctgt ggatcgatgc cgacaccctg accgagaccg ggcgcaccca aacccacggc
    36361 cagccggtct ttgccatggc ccgacctgac gggcggcagg tctgggtgaa tttcgcccac
    36421 ccgctgaacg acacgattca ggtgatcgat tccgtgacca aggacatcat ccacgaattc
    36481 aaaccgggtc cggcggtact gcatatggag ttcacgccgc gcggacatga ggtctggatc
    36541 agtgtgcgcg acgcaaacaa ggtcatggtc tacgacacgc aaacgtttga gaaactgcgc
    36601 gagatcgagg ccgacagccc atccggcatt ttcttcaccg ctcgcgcgca cagaacgggg
    36661 ttgtaagcga tggaacatat caccgacccc gccgaccgcc gcctgctgga cgagtttcaa
    36721 cgcgactttc ccatcaccga ccgcccgttt caggtgctgg cccatcttct ggggctggac
    36781 gaggccgaag tgctgaaccg tctggttcgc atgcgcgcca caggccggat cacacgggtg
    36841 ggcgcgacca tcgcgccggg gacggtatcg gccagcactc tggccgctgt tgccgcgccc
    36901 gaggaccggc tggaacaagt ggctgctctg atcgacgccg aacccggcgt gaaccacaat
    36961 tatcagcgtg aagacgactg gaatctgtgg ttcgtggcca ccggtccgga ccgccagcat
    37021 gtcgatgaca cgctgacccg catcagccag cgcacagggt tgcgtgtgct ggatttgcgg
    37081 ctggtgcgtc cgttcaacat cgatctgggc tttcgcatgg cgggtgacgc gcaggcggtt
    37141 ccgaaccggc gcaaggtgga ccgttccgcc atgcaacccg gcgaccgcgg gctgttgcag
    37201 gcgctgagca ccgggctacc gctggtcgcc gaaccctatg ccgcgctggc gcaatcgctg
    37261 gatcgcgatc ccaatgaggt gatggcgcgg atcggggcgc tgcacatggc gggcattgtc
    37321 tcgcgccttg gggtcatcgt gcggcaccgg gccctgggct ggtcggccaa tgcaatggtg
    37381 gtctgggacc tgccgtcaca gcagatcgac cgcgccggtc cggcccttgc ggcccatccc
    37441 ggcattaccc tgtgttacga gcgccgcccg gtcgcgggcc tctggcccta tcgtctgtat
    37501 tccatgatcc acgcccgttc gcgccccgag gcgcgcgcgg tactggccgg ggccgccgcg
    37561 ctgccggaac tggccggtgt ccggcacaag gtattgttct cgacccgctg cttcaaacag
    37621 accggcgcgc tgatcaaacc gaaggaggcc gccgcatgac actggacgca accgaccgcg
    37681 ccatcctgaa ccgaatgcag gatgacctgc cgctgacacc gcatccctat gccgaagtgg
    37741 cgcggaatct gggaatttcg gaagctgatc tgctgacccg gttggcacgc atgaaagaag
    37801 atcgcgtgat cacccggttc gggccgttct tcgacgccgc tgccatgggc ggggcgttct
    37861 gtctgtgtgc aatggcggtg ccgagcgcgg atttcgaaac cgtcctgacc aaagtcaatg
    37921 cacatccaga ggtcgcccat aattatgaac gcacgcaccg gctgaacatg tggttcgtgc
    37981 tggccaccga aacgcccgag gggatcgagg ccgctgccga tgccattgaa cgggaaacgg
    38041 ggatcaaggt tctccgtttc cccaaactgc aggaattctt catcggtttc cgggtggcgg
    38101 catgatcgac gcaaaggaca gagagattat cgaagcgctg caaggcggcc tgccgctggc
    38161 gcccgcgcct tatgccgccg tggccgacag gttgggtatg gacgagggca cgcttctcga
    38221 tcgtttggct gaattgaagg cgcgcggtgt catccgccgc atcgctgctg cgcccaatca
    38281 ctataagctg ggaatgacct cgaacggtat gactgtctgg gatgtcgagg acagccgcat
    38341 cgccgaactg ggcgcgcaga tcggtgccct gccctttgtt acccactgct atgaacgccc
    38401 ccgcgctttg cccgactggc cttacaactt gtttgccatg gtccacggtg ctgaccggga
    38461 tgaggtcgag gaaaaacgcg cgcagatcgc ggatatcctt ggcgatgcct gcggcgcgaa
    38521 agatatcctc tattccacgc gcatcctgaa gaagaccggg ctgcgcctga aaaagaaagg
    38581 ctgagacatg ttccgcctga ccgaatacat gcaccagttg gtgaaaccga ccccggtgcg
    38641 caaacgccgc tccgggccgg tgaaaccggt ggtgatctgg aacctgacac gacgctgcaa
    38701 cctgaaatgc cgccattgct ataccgtttc ggcggatgtg gcattccccg gtgagctgag
    38761 ccatcagcaa gccatggaaa cccttgagga tctgggccaa tttcgcgtcc cggccctgat
    38821 cctctcgggt ggggagccgc tggaccggtt cgatttcttc gacatcgcca cacgcgcacg
    38881 caagctggtg ccgatgctgg cgctttccac caacggcacg aaaattcacg gcgaaaccgc
    38941 cgaccggatt gccgatgtgg gattcagcta tgtcggtatc tcgctggacg ggatcggggc
    39001 caccaatgac tggtttcgcg gggtcgaggg tgcctttgcc gatgccctgc gcggtgtgcg
    39061 cgaatgcaag cggcgcagca tcaaggtggg gctgcggttc tgcctgactg aaggcaccca
    39121 gcatcacctg cccgatctgc tgcaattgtg cgacgacgaa ggggtggaca agttctatct
    39181 gtctcacctc gtctatgccg ggcgcggcga caagaatcgg ggtgaggatg ctgaacacct
    39241 gcgcacccgc aaggggatgg acctgttgct ggatcgcgcg tgggaggcgg cttcgggcgg
    39301 gcgtccgctg gatatcgtga ccggcaataa cgatgcggat gcggggtatt tcctgaattg
    39361 ggtccgggcg catttcgatg cggaaaaggc cgcgcatgtg cgcgaacatc tggccgcctg
    39421 gggtggcaat tccagcggtt tgggcgtggc caatatcgac aatctgggcc gcgtgcatcc
    39481 cgatacctat tggtcggatt acaccgtcgg caacgtcaag acggccccgt tttcccagct
    39541 gtggaccggt ggcgatcaga tgctggagct gctgcgcacc cgtccaagac cgctgaaagg
    39601 gcgctgtgga gcgtgccagt tgaaggatgt ctgtggcggc aacacccgca tccgggccct
    39661 gcaactgaca ggcgatccgt gggccgagga cccggcctgc tatctgtcaa acgaagaaat
    39721 cggcgtgcag gacgcaggcg agcgtctgca ggtcacgccg ttccggggga aaagccatga
    39781 tccggcgcat cagttctttt gacaccgttg gctctgcccg cccagccagt gcgcgggtgg
    39841 tgagcgcggg agcctccggc gggagtattt ttaaaaagat gaagacgggg gctttgtgcg
    39901 cagccctgag tgtgggcgca gcctgggctg atgccccatc ggattatgcc gagttttgcg
    39961 cctcgtgcca cggtgagaac cggttgggcg gggtgggtcc ggcgttgatc cccgagacat
    40021 tgaagcggat gcgcgggccg cgcgtggcgg cggtgattgc cgaggggcgc gcggcgacgc
    40081 agatgcccgc gttttcgcat gaactggacg cgttgcagat tgaggaattg gctggctggc
    40141 tgaaatctcc gctggagagt gatcccgaat ggggcgaggc tgatatcatg gccagccgca
    40201 ctctggacga ggattatgtg tcggtagacg cgcctgtctg ggacagcgat ccgatgaaca
    40261 tcacgctggc cgttgagacc ggcgatcacc atgtcagcgt tctggatggc gacacgttcg
    40321 aggttctgga ccggttcgag acgcccttcg ccgtgcatgg cgggccgaag ttcagcccgg
    40381 acgggcgcta tgtcttcatc atgtcgcgcg atggctgggt gcagaaatat gacatctggg
    40441 cgctgaaaca ggtgggacgc gtgcgcgcgg gcctgaacag ccgtaacatc gccatgtcgg
    40501 gggatggcaa atgggtggcg gtggcgaatt acctgccgaa ctcgctgacg ttgctttcga
    40561 ccgaagatct gtcagtggcg aaagtcattg aagtcaaaag caaaaagggc gtccccagcc
    40621 gagtctcggc cgtgtatcag gcaccgccgc gggagagctt tgtgctggcg ttgaaggatg
    40681 tccccgagat ctgggaggtc ttctacgggg ccaatccgcc gcagtttggg ctgggccatg
    40741 atttccgcat cgaaggacag ttcaaaaacc ccgatccctt ccctgtacgc aaaatcacta
    40801 cgcccgatta tctggacgat ttctttttcg atcagaccta tgaatacgtc atgggtgcgt
    40861 cccgagacgg caagggtggg caagtgatcg atctggtgat cgggcacaag gtggccgatc
    40921 tggacctgcc cgggatgcct catttaggtt cggggattac gtggaaacgt ggcgatacca
    40981 ccgtgatggc gacgccgcat ctaaccgatg gcaccgtgtc ggtgatcgac atgcagacat
    41041 gggaaaccgt caagcggatc aagaccgaag ggccggggtt tttcatgcgc agccatgaga
    41101 attcacctta cgtctgggct gatgttttct ttggcccgaa caaggatgcc atgcacgtga
    41161 tcgacaagca aagccttgaa atcgtgaaaa ctttgcgtcc cgcgccgggc aagaccgttg
    41221 ctcatgttga gtttaccaag gatggcagtc acgcgctggt ttcgatctgg gaggatgatg
    41281 gcgcggtgat cgtctatgac gcgcagacgc tggaagagat acgccgcctg ccgatgcgca
    41341 aaccgtctgg gaagtacaat gtctggaaca aaatcacctt ctcggaaggc accagccact
    41401 gatggcaaat ggccggtctg gaaactggcc atcttgctgt atccggccac gatgctgacc
    41461 gtggcgatca acctgttcct gctgggtttg atcctgcacg gcatcggatt cagcgtgatc
    41521 cgcccggttc cggcgatcct gtggtcgatc cctctgggcg ttccggccgc gtggttggcg
    41581 gggcgctggt tgcggggcct gatggatgag gcagacggtt gatttcaatc cataaaatcg
    41641 gaaagtcgca ccacctgacc taagtcaagt atcgcaccga gagaatcctc tagaacgcag
    41701 gcatagcttc ccgagtcgga gtctccatgt ccgccctgac ccatctgcac aatctccctg
    41761 tccgcgcggt tcgcgcggca gccgggttgg cgggcatact ccttctgttg ttgcagagct
    41821 ttgctccggc gctggcgagt cccggtcaaa gtgtctggat ggagatctgc tcggagggcg
    41881 gcgcggtctg ggtcgaggtt gaccttggag aaggccccga agatccgacc gcgccctgcc
    41941 cgaaatgcgc cgaatgcgcg ctgtgcgcga tcacaagcgc ggcacccgtt ccggagatgg
    42001 cgcaaacgcc gcagtccgga atcgtccaat ttgtacaggt ccaaaaccgt gtatctttcg
    42061 tgttgtacaa ctcgaattgg ctgtggcccg aaacccgggg acccccagcc gcgacccaag
    42121 acataacgga acgcgccctg cgcgcgtcca tggcgtccac ccaactatcc ggaggtgcgc
    42181 cgtggtcgta agtcgcgcat accaccttgt gctggccttt gccctgtcct gtctgatggc
    42241 gatcagcgcc gatgccgaca gccttgccag cttcctgccc gagcttgagc ccgccgatct
    42301 ggcgcccggt gccgatgcct ttggcccggt gcgcgatgac gtcaagattg cgcccgtcct
    42361 gaagggcggc gagaccgtgg cctgggcttt tctgacatcc gatttcgttg gcaccaccgg
    42421 ctattccggc aagcccatcc atgtggttgc ggccatagac gatgatgcgg tgctgaccgg
    42481 ggtgaagctg gtcaagcact cggaacccat cgtgctgatc ggcatcccca attcgcgcat
    42541 ggttgagctg accgaaggtt atgccggtct ggacctcaaa cgcgaagccg agaccggggg
    42601 cgaggggcat gacctcgaca tcatctcggg ggcgacggtg acgatcatgg tgatcgacga
    42661 cagcctcgtg cgcggcggca tcaaggtggc gcgggcgctg gggctgggcg gtttgtctcc
    42721 gctgcaggcc gaagggccga agcgcgaggt cgatctggca caggatgcgg tgtacgactg
    42781 gaccaccctg tcgggtgacg gctcggtccg gcggctgacg ctggatatcg ggcagatcaa
    42841 cgcggcgttt gaggccaccg gtgatcaacg ggccatcaaa cgcccggaac cgggcgcgcc
    42901 ggatgatacc tttatcgaca tgcatatggc gctggtctcg gtgccgtcga tcggcaaatc
    42961 gctgctgggc gaggccgaat atcagaacct gttgaactgg ctggacgagg gcgagcaagc
    43021 cattctggtg ctggggcgcg gggcctacag cttcaaggga tcgggctatg tgcggggcgg
    43081 tatctttgac cggatacagc tgatccaggg cgacagctcg gtccggttct tcgacaagca
    43141 acagcgccgg ttgggcaagg ttgcggcagc ggatgcgccc accttcaccg aactcgacat
    43201 cttcaaaatc cccgccgatg ccgagttcga tccggccgag ccgttccgcc tgcaactgct
    43261 ggtgcaaagg gccgtgggcg cagtagaaaa gacattcctg accttcgatc tgggctacaa
    43321 gctgccggaa cagtacctgt tgccggtcgc cgcacctgcg gtggtcgatg acgccaccgg
    43381 cgaggccgcc gccaaggccg cgctatggca gcgcatctgg aaggaccgca ccgtcgagat
    43441 cggggtgctg ggtgtgatgt tgctggtgct gacggcgacg ttcttcttcc agttccacgc
    43501 caccatgaac gcccgcgtct tttactggtt ccgcatcggc tatctgacca tgacgctgtt
    43561 cttcatcggc tggtacgcca atgcacagct gagtgtggtg aacctgatgg cgctggcggg
    43621 cagcctgcgc accggcttta gctgggatgc cttcctgctg gacccgctgg tcttcattca
    43681 gtggttcgcc gtggccgccg cgctgctgtt ctggggacgc ggggcctatt gcggctggct
    43741 gtgcccgttc ggcgcgctgc aggaactgac caacaagatc gcgcgtgcgc tgaaggtgcc
    43801 gcaatggacc ctgccctggg gcctgaacga acggctgtgg ccggcgaaat acatgatctt
    43861 ccttggactc ttcgggctca gctttgtgtc gatcccgctg gccgagacct atgccgaaat
    43921 cgagccattc aagaccgcga tcattctgaa attcatgcgc gactggccgt ttgtggtctt
    43981 tgcgcttgcc ctgctgggga tcgggctgtt cgtcgaacgg ttctactgcc gctatctctg
    44041 cccgttgggc ggcgcgctgg cgatccctgc ccgtattcgc atgttcgact ggctgcgccg
    44101 ctacaaggat tgcggcacgc cgtgtcagac ctgcgccaac gaatgccccg ttcaggccat
    44161 ccaccccacc ggtgagatca acccgaacga gtgcgtcacc tgcctgcatt gtcaggtgct
    44221 ctatcagtcc gagagcaaat gtcccgtcgt tatccgccag cttaaacggc gggccaagac
    44281 agggtcggtc aacatcaaga ccccgctcgg acaaccaccg gcgaaccatc cgaacgccaa
    44341 accgcaatct gtttcctaaa aggaggaacg atcatgtcgg aacacgataa gaaactgaac
    44401 gtcacacgcc gcgggctgct gggtgcatct gcaaccggcg ccgtgctggc cggaaccggt
    44461 ctgggcagca ccctgatgac cgcgaaagag gccagcgccg ccgccaatgc cgcgctggag
    44521 cccggtgagc tggacgaata ttacggcttc tggtcctcgg gtcagaccgg cgaggtgcgc
    44581 atccttggcg tgccgtccat gcgcgagctg atgcgcattc cggtgttcaa ccgctgctcg
    44641 gccaccggct ggggccagac caacgagtcg ctgaaagtgc tgaccgaagg gctgctgccc
    44701 gagaccaagc agtatctggc cgccaacggc aaggtcacct atgacaatgg cgacctgcac
    44761 cacccgcata tgtccttcac cgatggaacc tatgacggtc gctatctgtt catgaacgac
    44821 aaggccaaca cccgcgtggc gcgtatccgc tgcgacgtga tgaaatgcga caagatcatc
    44881 gagatcccga acgcgcatga catccacggt ctgcgtccgc agaaatatcc gcgcaccggt
    44941 tacatcttcg ccaatggcga acacgaggcg ccgctggtca atgatggcga aatcctcgac
    45001 gatccgtcgc aatacgtgaa catcttcacc gccatcgacg gtgacacgat ggagatcgca
    45061 tggcaggtga tggtgtcggg caacctcgac aacaccgatt gcgactatca gggcaaatac
    45121 gcgttctcga cgtcttataa ctcggaaatg ggtatgaacc tggccgagat gaccgagaat
    45181 gagctggacc acgtggtcgt gttcaacctc aaaggcatcg aagacgcgat tgctgctggc
    45241 aactatcagg agctgaacgg cgtcaaggtc gtggacgggc gcaaagaggc gggcggcaac
    45301 ctgacccgtt acatcccgat cccgaactcg ccgcatggtg tgaacgccgc gcccgacaag
    45361 aaacacatca tgatcaacgg caagctgtcg ccgaccgttt cggtgatcga tgtggaaaag
    45421 gtcgacgcgc tgtttgccga caacgccgat ccgcgctcgg ccatcgtggc ggaaccgcag
    45481 ctgggtctgg gcccgcttca caccgcgttt gatggcaagg gcaatgccta taccaccctg
    45541 ttcctggaca gccaggtggt gaaatgggac atcgccaagg ccatcgaagc ctttggtggt
    45601 gcggatgtcg atccgatcct cgacaaggtg gatgtgcatt atcagccggg ccacaactcg
    45661 acctcgatgg gtgaaaccgc cgaagccgat ggcaagtggc tgatttcaat gaacaaattc
    45721 tcgaaagacc gcttcctgaa cgtgggtccg ctgaagcctg aaaacgagca gttgatcgac
    45781 atctcgggcg acaagatgaa ggtggttcat gacgggccga cctttgcgga accgcatgac
    45841 tcgatcatcg tgcaccggtc caaggtgaac ccggtcaatg tctgggatcg caacgacccg
    45901 atgtgggaag aggcgcgcca gcaggcagcc gccgatggtg tagaccttga agaaggcgcc
    45961 gaggagccga tccgcgatgg caacaaggtg cgggtctaca tgacctcgac cgcgccggtg
    46021 ttcagccttg agaagttcac cgtcaaacag ggtgacgagg tgacgctgta tgtcaccaac
    46081 ctggatgacg tggatgacgt gacccacggg ctgtgcctgt cgaacttcgg catcgcgatg
    46141 gaggttgcgc cgcaggccac cgcctcggtc accttcatcg ccgaccgtcc gggcgtgcac
    46201 tggttctatt gccagtggtt ctgccacgca ctgcacatgg agatgcgcgg ccggatgttc
    46261 gttgagccgc ggagcgcgta accatgcgtt ggtccctgct cataccgttc ctgctcggct
    46321 cgcccctttg ggcggcggat tgggatgtgc ccaaccgggc gggggccatc aacgagatac
    46381 ttgcgcaggc ggcggttgga gacaccctcc gcctgagccc cggcgtttat gctgaaagac
    46441 tggtgctgga ccggcccatc acaattgatg ggctgggaca ggccaccatt gacggccaag
    46501 gcgaaggcag cgtcatcacc gtaaccgggc cgggcgtgac ggtgcgcggg ctgacggtga
    46561 tcggctcggg ctctggccat gacgggatcg acagcggcat ccagctgacc aagacggccc
    46621 atgcgccggt ggtcgaggat aacgtgctgc taggcaatct ctatggcgtc gatattcatg
    46681 gagccaagga cagcatcgtg cgccgcaacc ggatcgaggg gcggcaagac cgccacatga
    46741 acgcgcgcgg caacggggtc tatgtctgga acgcgccggg tgcggtggtc gaggataacg
    46801 acatccgcta tggccgcgac gggatcttcg tgaactcgtc gaagaagaac accttcaccg
    46861 gcaacctgtt ccgcgatctg cgttttgccg tgcattacat gtatgcggac aattcggtgg
    46921 tcagcgacaa tgtctcgatc ggcaacgatc tgggctatgc ggtgatgttc acgagtaatg
    46981 tgactgtcgc caacaatgtc tcgatcggcg accgcgaaca tggcgtgatg ctgaattatg
    47041 ccaacaagag cgttatcacc ggcaacgtgg tgaaaggtgc gaaagagaaa tgcaccttcc
    47101 tctataactc gaacaagaac gaattcaccg acaactggtt ccagggatgc ggcatcggca
    47161 tccactttac cgccgggtct gaacgcaacc ggatcgtcgg caacgccttt gtcggcaacc
    47221 ggacgcaggt gaaatacgtc tcgaccaaat gggtcgagtg gtccgaagac gggcgcggca
    47281 attactggtc cgattttgcc gccttcgatg tggatggcaa cggcatcgcc gatgccccct
    47341 atcgccccaa tgactcgatg gaccatgtgc tgtggaccca acccgcagcc aaattgctgc
    47401 tcggctcccc tgccgtgcag ctggtgcgct ggtcgcaagc ggccttcccg gcgcttctgc
    47461 cgggtggcgt gatggacagc aacccattga tgcaagcccc tgaaccccca gctatgaaaa
    47521 aggtgcctca tgacggataa ggccctgtca atcgaccatg ttctcaagga ccgtggaaaa
    47581 acccgcgtcc ttgacgatat caccctgtct cttgcccccg gtcagcgcgt ggcgctgctg
    47641 ggccataacg gtgcgggcaa gtcgaccctg atcaaatcca tcctcggcct gacgccgatc
    47701 cacggcggag ccatccggat cggagatgcc acccccggta gtgctcaggc ccggcgcgag
    47761 acggcctatc tgcccgaggc ggtgtcgttc catccggcgc tgacgggccg cgagcagttg
    47821 accctgttcg cgcagctttc aggcgcgaaa gccgatgtgc ccggtctgct ggagcgcgtc
    47881 ggcttgagcg atgcgctgga ccgccggatc ggagcgtatt ccaaggggat gcggcaacgt
    47941 ctgggtctgg cgcaggtgct gctgggccag cctaaggtgg cgcttctgga tgagccgacg
    48001 agcgggctgg acccgatctc gcggcaggat ttgtatgcaa tcatcgatga gttggcggcg
    48061 cagggcactg cggtactgat tgccagccat gcgctcaccg aggtcgaggc ccgcaccgac
    48121 cggatcgcca tcatgcgcaa aggccggatg gtggccgacg acacgctgaa caacctgtcg
    48181 gctctggccg gtctgccaat ccgcctgaag gtgcgcgcca gcgccaacgc cgatgcgctg
    48241 gccgcagaac tgggcggcaa ccggatcaac ggggcgtcgg tggaactgct ctgcacgcct
    48301 gaagacaaga tggaggcgct gcgccggatc gccgggttgg gcgatgcggt ggcggatgtg
    48361 gaaatgacgc cgcccaagct ggaagacctc tatcgccatt acgcacagga ggatttgcaa
    48421 tgacccgctt cctcgccatc acccgcaccg agatgttgat cctgcgccgc aaccgctggc
    48481 tactggtcgc cacgctgatc atggtgctgt tcgcgctggc gctgaccttt gcgggcagcg
    48541 cgcccaccgg cacgctgggc gtcgacatgc tgaccgtttc ggttgcgtcg atgaccacgc
    48601 tgtcggttta cctcgcgccg ctactggcgc tgatgatctc gttcgaggcc atcgcgggcg
    48661 acgtggaccg gggcagcctg tcgctgctgc tgtcctatcc ggcgggacgc ggagaaatcc
    48721 tgttgggcaa gttcaccgcc catctggccg cattggcctt cgccatgacc gtcggattcg
    48781 gcaccgcagg cgcggtggcc gccttctttg gcggcgcggg gcctgaaagc ctgatggcgc
    48841 tggcgcgtct catcctcaca tccatcctgc tgggcgctgt ttttctggcg ctgggatacc
    48901 tgctgtccgc tttggcaaag ggggccacgg cggcggcggg tctgtcggcc gggctctggc
    48961 tggtctttgt cgtcctctat gatctgggcc tgttgggggc cgtcgtcatg gacaagggcg
    49021 gcgctttcac ccaatccgtc tttccatggg tgatggtggc caacccggcc gacgcgttcc
    49081 gtctgtggaa catcgccgcg accgagggcg tcgcaatggc atccggcatg accggggccg
    49141 cgcaggccct gccggtctgg gccgcgcccg cctcgctgct gctctggccg gtgctgggct
    49201 ttgccctcgc gcggctggca ttccggaggg tcgagccatg aaacgcctcg ccctgatcgc
    49261 gctgatcgcg ctggcggcct gtaaggaaga ggtcgccgtt gcccccgacc cggtcgatct
    49321 gaccccggat gctctgagct atttctgcca gatgaacatc gccgaacatg gcgggccaaa
    49381 gggacagatc catctggaag gttaccccgc gccgctgttc tttgcgcagg tgcgcgacat
    49441 gctggcctat ctcaaaagcc ccgagcgtga cgccaagatc actgcggttt acgtcagcga
    49501 tatgggtgtg gcccccagtt ggcggcagcc ggggatttcc aactggatcg cagccgatgg
    49561 cgcaaccttc gtggtcggcg ccgatgtcgc cggcggcatg ggcgcgcgcg aagttgtgcc
    49621 ctttgcagaa cccgccgagg ccgaagcctt catcctgcgt tatggtgggt ctgccctgcc
    49681 cctgtccgag gtgcccgata cagaggttct gggccccgtc gatctggacc tgattctgga
    49741 gacccccgca tgacccgcct gacccgccgc cggttcctga ccatttcggc cgcttgcgcc
    49801 gctgtgcccg ccgctgccag cggcgtggcc caatggcgcg gcatcgcgtt gggcgcgccc
    49861 gccagcctgc ggctggaagg tctgacggat acgcaggccg cgccgatctt cgctgcggtc
    49921 gaggccgagc tgcaccggct tgaggatatt tttagccttt atcgcacgcg gtcgcagatc
    49981 agccggttga accgcgcggg ccgcctgcgt gaccctgcgc ctgagctttt ggaggtgctg
    50041 agcctgtgtt ctgcgctcca cgacgcgtca gagggggcct tcgatccgac ggttcagccg
    50101 ttatggctgg cgctcgccag cggggcggcg caggcgcatg tggatcatgc gcgtcaggcg
    50161 attggctgga acaaagtcca tattgacgcg gatgagattc gtctgccgca gccgggacgg
    50221 tcggcgatca cgttgaacgg gatagcgcaa ggggcggtca ccgaccggat tgccgctttg
    50281 ctccggtcct atggcctgcg cgatgttctg gtggatatgg gcgaggtcgc cgcactgggt
    50341 gaacgcggcg gcgctgagcc ctggcgcgtc ggactggccg gaccggatgg catgatcgcc
    50401 aaacggatca ctctgcggga ccgcgccgtt gccacctcgg ccccggacgg cacgcggctg
    50461 aacggtgggc tgggccatat cctgaaccct ctgggcgcgg gtccgacaca tcgggcagtg
    50521 tcaatatcgg ccccacaggc cgcggtggcg gacgggcttt cgaccgcact ttgcgtgacc
    50581 tcgccagacc ggaccaaggc cgtactggcc cgttttccgg acgcccggat cgagatgctg
    50641 atctgagcgc ctgacatcac gccaccgcct gatcatgata cctgacgcca ccgcagcgtt
    50701 tgacggcccg accgcggatc atcgagaagg caaagccggt caggcgggct gctcggtcag
    50761 catgcacaaa acacgcgcct cgggtccgat ctccagcgcc tcccgcaccg ccgcgttcat
    50821 caccgccgcg atgcccgccc cgcccgaggc gctggtgtcc aaaccggcct cggccatggc
    50881 cggcaattgc gcgacaactt cggaatcgtc cagcgtcagg aacagatctg catcccgtgc
    50941 cagcccgttc agggcaatca gcgatggttc tttgcagtcc aaccgcccca tgatgctgtc
    51001 cgggccatcg gcgaaaacgc actgcccggc ctcgatactg gcctgcagcg ccggggctga
    51061 accgggttcg accacggtaa tctgcggcgc gtccccccag accttgcgcg cataggcggc
    51121 cacggccccg gccatgccgc caaccccggc ctgcaacagg atgtgggttg gtgcctcggg
    51181 gcattgctcg gccgtttcca gcgccatttg cagatacccc tccatcagca gacggggcag
    51241 atcggtgtaa ccctcccacg agctgtccga cagcagggtc cagccgttct gctgcgccgc
    51301 ctgcgcggcg gcctccatgc tggcagcata gtcaacgcct tcgcgtacca cctgcgcgtt
    51361 ctgcgcccgc aacctatcgg caaagctctc gggtacggtt tcggcaatgt aaaccaccgc
    51421 atctgccccg aagacccgcg ccccggcggc catgctcatc ccatgattgc ctgcgcttgc
    51481 agtgacatag gtgcgcccgt tcagcatctt atcggctgcc gcgtcggcct gacacgcaat
    51541 gacataagcc gcgcccagcg ccttgaacga cccaagcccc atccggggcc gctcatcctt
    51601 gacccagagc tttgccaccg gtgccagcgc cgttgcatcc accagcggtg tttcaacgaa
    51661 atccgggcag aacaggcgat gccgccccaa ccccgaaatg tcggtcgacg gataaggcgc
    51721 atcatccgcc agtttggtcc cattctgata cgggttgctg accgctttca tcgcgcgctc
    51781 cttctgctga tccgccgacg agagcggaag ggtcaagccc tgtcaaccgc gcgcttcggc
    51841 ttcgctcaaa tccgatccgc gaaacgagcg tcttttcaat ccatttggtt ggctgtaagt
    51901 gtgtggcgat cctgttggtt tcggcctgat ccgccgcacg aacaggtttg cgggcgtgat
    51961 ggaatggtag acatatcgga cttaaaatcc gaaggccttg gtgccgtgtg ggttcgagtc
    52021 ccaccgcccg taccagtttc agttacaagc aaacaaatgc gcgtataggg cgtgatcagg
    52081 aaggccagag ggtccatccg gaccatgaag cttcacgcgc tggtattcgt cccgtagagt
    52141 aaacacatgc ctgatttccg aattttgaca cgagacactc tccggcctct ggcagcgctg
    52201 agcgtgcacg acgaacagtc tacgttcgtt gcatcaaacc ttatgacgat cgcccaatcg
    52261 agatttgaac cagggtccga gatttatggc atctgggaag atgaaactcc tgtcgggttg
    52321 ctggcagtcg tcgatatgtt ccatcccgat gcggatttgg atgagggtga cgatcccgac
    52381 ggcatatata tctggcggct tatggttgat caggcgcatc agggcaaagg ccatggccgg
    52441 tcggcattgg aattcgcaaa agcgctggct cagaagaagg gccgtgcaaa tctggtaatc
    52501 agtgttgtcg atgagcccgg aagcgcgttg gcgctctaca aacggtttgg ctttgacccg
    52561 acaggcggga ttgtcgacgg tgaggtcgag atggtcatgg cactcagcta gcgcgctgct
    52621 gaaatgagcc gcttatcaca gcccgctcag atgaccgaaa tcacggcatt tgcggctttt
    52681 acaaatcctg ccacggccac tgcgctggcc agcagaatgc aacaaatctc aaatgcacta
    52741 agcttcattt tgacccccat caaaacggat agcctgacct agagcaattc gagtcgcgcg
    52801 caaaggccgg gcacgtttac gcagcggaaa cttgctgcgg ctgcggcgtg gaattgccta
    52861 ggccatggtc tggggaactt tgcgatggtg tttgttgctt gacctgtagc cgagctgcat
    52921 cacttgccgg gtagacaaac gaggaagggc cggaaaggcc gaatgcctgt caacacagca
    52981 atcacctttc ggaataccgg gcaggtcaga cgccctgatg aatacagtta cgggtgagtt
    53041 gccatgaact tcgatcctcg ccaacacaaa actcagaaag ttgggaccgt tgcgggtgaa
    53101 atccaggtgg ctccgaaagc ggaaggatgc gactatgaag caataagcgc ttgctttcca
    53161 taagtatttt aatgggaagt ggtgcctcaa gagggactcg aacccccgac cttgtcctta
    53221 cgaaggacct gctctaccag ctgagctatt gaggcatgcg acagatcgtt tagccgcagg
    53281 gcgcgggcct tgcaaggggc agttcgcatg tgccgtgtgg ttgaccggct agcattcctc
    53341 gcccatcctg cgcctgaacc ggccgaggcc ttcgggtttg ggcgggttat cagatatttg
    53401 gcaaggtcat ttgaatgtcc gggatttcgc agaagactta tgtgctggat acgcatcgcc
    53461 tgcgcgaccc ggaacagacg ctggccatcg tcaggccgtt tctcaaagac atgggaatca
    53521 cgcgcattgc caatctgacc gggctggacc gggtcggatt gccgacggtg atggtgacgc
    53581 ggcccaattc gcgttcggtc gcggtgtcgc tgggcaaggg attgtcgctg agcgcggcgc
    53641 aggcctcggg ggtgatggag gcgatcgagt catggcatgc ggagcggatc gagttgctgc
    53701 tgcggctgtg cagccatgcc gatctggcgc gggatcacgt ggtggatgtc gagcgtctgc
    53761 cgcgcgtgac cggcggacag tttgatccgc atggcgcgat gctttgggtg caggggcgcg
    53821 atctgaacgc gggggcggcc tgttgggtgc cttatgagat ggtggatacg gattacacga
    53881 cctctccggt cgccgggcaa agggcgtttc cgcgcacgac gaacggtctg gcctcgggca
    53941 atgacgtggt cgaggccagt tgccatgcga tttgcgagct gatcgagcgg gatgccacaa
    54001 cgctgtggca ccaccggggg gtgacgccgc gcgttgatcc ggacacggtg gatgatccgc
    54061 gttgccgtca ggcgatggac cagatcgtgg cggcggggct ggatctgggg atttgggata
    54121 cgacttcgga tattggcatt gccagttttc gctgtgtgat ctgcgaggcc ggagaggtca
    54181 ccggccatat cggcatcggc gatggctgtc accccgaccg cgccatcgcg ctgctgcgag
    54241 cactgaccga agcggcgcag acgcgactga cctatatctc gggcgcgcgc gatgatctgg
    54301 accccgggga gttctcggac gaagcgcgca catggcgcag ccggtatatc cgtgagttga
    54361 tcgatggcgc gccggcgacc gtgtgtttca ccgattgccc atcgcatgtc acgggatcgt
    54421 tcacggaaga cctagagctg ctgctgacct gtctgtcggt ggtcggcatg ggccaggtgg
    54481 tgacggtcga tctgtcccgg cccgagatcg acatcgcagt catccgcgcg atcatcccgg
    54541 ggctggaggc cccgcatgac gatcccgatt acgtggcagg cccaagggca cgggcggtga
    54601 cggcatgagc gtggtcatct tcgtcggccc caccctgcgg cccgaagcgg tacaggagca
    54661 tctggacgcg accatcctgc ccccggtccg gcaaggggat gtgtatcgcg tggtgcgtga
    54721 caagccgcgg gcgattggta tcattgacgg gtatttcgac ggcgtgccct cggtctggca
    54781 caaggaaatc ctgtgggcgc tggaacaggg catcccggtc tttggcagcg ccagcatggg
    54841 cgcgttgcgg gcggcggaac tttccgattt cgggatgatc ggcgtcggac gggtgttcga
    54901 tgattacctc agcggcgcga ttatggatga tgacgaggtg gcggtgctgc atggccccgc
    54961 cgagttgggc tttatgccgc tgagcgagcc gatggtatca atccgtgcca cgctgggcat
    55021 ggcacagacg gccggggtgc tgtcggaaga ggatgcccag atcctgttgg aggctgccaa
    55081 ggctctgcac tatcgcgacc gggtttggga cagggtgatc gcggcggcgg gcaccatctc
    55141 gggtctggac gaatttcggg actggctgcc cgcggggcag gtggatgcca agggcgatga
    55201 cgcccgcgcg atgctggcgc agatggcgcg gtatctggag gcagacaccg acacctccgc
    55261 cgcgccacgc gtcgaacgca cgttggcctg gcgcgagctg cgggatcggg tcaattcaga
    55321 aaccacgccg ccagatcagg acgcgcgggc actggtggat gagttgcggc tggaccccga
    55381 cctttatgct cggttgcgcg accgcgccgc tttgcatctg ctggcgcggg atgaggcgcg
    55441 cagggccgaa caccgaccgg accgcgccac gctgcgaaaa cacatggccg cgcacaggtt
    55501 tggggcccgc ctgccccgtc aggccgatct gatggagtgg ctgcaggaca acgacctgac
    55561 gcttgcgcaa tacgaggcga tactgaccga ccgcgcccat aaggatgcgg ccatcgcggc
    55621 gcgcgcggat gatctggaca ccgccctgct ggccgagctg cgccacgatg gtcactatgg
    55681 agcgttgcgc gaccgggcac ggcgcaaggc cgagcggatc aagggaccgg atcgggtgaa
    55741 cggtacgggc agaatgcagt ctctggtctg gtattttgaa acacggcttg accaggcggt
    55801 gccggatgat cttgaatcct atgcaatcgc gcttggtctg gacgggcgtg aggcgtttgt
    55861 tgatctgatt gaagccgaat tcatgttttg ccgcgccgaa ggtgaaccgg aacgataacg
    55921 ggaggggaca ttgacgatct ggcccgatta ctcggaaaac gaaactccgg gcacgcggtt
    55981 cctgctgtat ccgcaatcgc cctatcttga gccgaattcg aagcccgaac tggtcgagat
    56041 ctcggccccg cagggtacga tcgggccggg gccgtcgggg ccgcgcatgt atgcgatgta
    56101 cccgatcgac aagacgatcc cctatggcac aatgatcgag ggcgaggacg gccccgagat
    56161 gtatctgcct gcctgggacg gttatatcct gccgccgccg gaacccgatg agttcggcaa
    56221 tttcatccat atcgaccccg acgatcctgc ctttgaggcc gcgcatctgt ttggtgcggc
    56281 ccatttcacc atggatgtgt gggaggggta tttcggccgc ccgatcccct ggcatttcga
    56341 acgtgatttc gaacggctgg aactgtcgct actgcccggc ctcgacaacg cgcatatcgg
    56401 ttgggggttt ctggaaaccg gcggtacccg tgaacatggt gacgaatacc gcccctacag
    56461 cctgaatttc gacgtggtgg cgcatgagat cggccatgcc atcatctaca gcgtcatcgg
    56521 cctgccatcc gaagaggatg cgacgggcga gtattacggc ttccatgaat cggcggcgga
    56581 tatggtggcg ctgctggcat cgctgcattt cggttcggtc gtggatgagg tgctgaagaa
    56641 cacgcgcggc aatctctata cctataaccg gctcagccgc tttgccgaac tgtcgcagaa
    56701 cgcgcagatc aggatcgccg ccaatgaccg gacgctgtca gatttctcgc atggctggtc
    56761 cagcgaacac gcgctgtcgg agccgctgac cggagcgatg ttcgacattc tggtcgatat
    56821 ctatcacgaa cggctggtcg cccatgacgt aatcgacccg gaaatggagg agctgtcgga
    56881 cgagttggaa ggcaccgacg aatacaatgc catcatgcag gacctgttcg acgaacatta
    56941 cgctgcagac cctgaaggtt tccgggtggc gctgatcgag gcgcgcgatc tgctagggac
    57001 ctacctggcc gacgcgtggg aaaagctgga ccccgacatg ttgagctatt tcggcgtcga
    57061 acgcgcactg gtcatggtcg atcaggagat cacaggcggc gcgttccggc agatcatcga
    57121 aggcaatttc cgcatgcgcg acatcggatt gacacgcccc ggtccgcgtc tgagcaagcc
    57181 cgatggcgcc agccacgccg catcggtccg cacattgtcg cccgaggtga aagagcctta
    57241 aagtctttgt ttttacctcg gttttatggc agtttatgcg cacggggtga taatttgaca
    57301 atcaacgcgc agtcaaatgc gcaaaccggg acagacgagg ccagcggctg cgtcggcccc
    57361 cgatagggag aaagtgatat gtctgagtcg ttactcagtt tttccgaggt attattgttt
    57421 gggcgagagt taaacgatct taaactgaaa cagaaatcgg ttcgattggc gcttgagatt
    57481 ccaggcgcgc tgccggcaca ggtcgatgtc attgacgggg tgaaggtgaa agcccatgac
    57541 cggattctgg ttcaaagcgg cgagaccgaa aatgaaatat cgggcatcta caaggttgcc
    57601 gacgtcggtg gcaatctgac gctcgtgaag cgcaagaaag tcgagtttca gacattcgtc
    57661 tacgtccaga agggccgcgt attcaagcat tccttctggg aacaaacagc caatagccac
    57721 aaacggcaaa tgttcgaaga acaggacgag cgcagaaggg gtcgtggcgt caacaacttc
    57781 atgggggacc agttcggagg cgatgcccgg ctggcccgga tttatggctt cgcatatgac
    57841 ggcacctatt acgagatgcc ggaaccgacg atcttcctgg ttcatggcga gggcgaaagt
    57901 gccacgggtg gcaacctgcc ccgcgggttc agccttgaaa acaccggagg gccggacacg
    57961 acacagcaag ctgcacgcgc tccgatgaac ccgtccgttt cgggtgtcgc ggcggcggat
    58021 tatcagatcg ccagcgatat tcgcgtctgg aactatgatc aggccgatta caccctccgc
    58081 atggacatcg ctgcgggtca gatcgaagag gtgctgctgg acgtctattt cgaatatgac
    58141 gcaccgatga tggccggggc caaggtcagt ggcgccaaag tcagcggggc caaggtcagt
    58201 ggtgccaaag tcagcggcgc caaggtcagc ggggccaagg tgagcggtgc caaagtcagc
    58261 ggcgccaagg cacggggcga ataggaccgg atatttccga ggatcggggc gcgtggatca
    58321 cgcgcccttt tttgtagctc agaacccggc ctttctcaga ccttccagaa aatgctgagt
    58381 gtcgtcttcc agcagatcgg gctggaccct cgtccagcgc tccagcgaaa aattgggatg
    58441 cgccgcgcga tgtttgtcgg caatctggcg cgccatatcc atgtctccct tgtgcgcata
    58501 gcttgcggcc agcacccgtt gcccctcggt cgggttgttc atcttgttca cggccgcaat
    58561 cacatcgtca tagcgcttga gattgtaata ggccccaccc agatgccaga ggtactgatc
    58621 cgggaaatag gggttcaggc gcatcgcctg ctgaaggtgt tcgatcgcgg tctcattgtc
    58681 gcctgaatgt gccagagcat ccgcataatc cgagtgcata tcagcatcat tggggttcag
    58741 tgacagcgcg cgtttgtagg attcaagcgc tgctgcgtgt tccttgcggt aaagctgcac
    58801 ataccccagc tcaccgaacc cgcgcgcatc ggtggggtcc agatcgaccg cgcgcagggc
    58861 cagcgacagg gccttgtcca gcgcactgtt cgggtcctcg gtccaggaat agcgccagtc
    58921 gatattgagc gtgcgagaca gcgccgccgc cgcccgggca tagccgccat cccgttccag
    58981 cgcggattca taacaatgct gcgccttgcg gttgtcattt cgggtatatt tgaagatgtg
    59041 atgctgaccc tgcaggaccg aaccataggc cctgaggtca gagggcaccg cctgcaccat
    59101 gcgctgcttt tcgtgcgatt caatcatcac cgccatggcc gcgacgatgc attcggtcac
    59161 atcgtccaga atgtcgaata tgtcgtcgag cttgcggtcg aagcgttcgc cccagatggt
    59221 gcgctcggtg ttggcatcca gcagctcggc ggtgacgcgg atgcggctgg aagaacggcg
    59281 gacgctgccg cgcgccacat agcgcacgtt caaccggcgc gccgcctcgt gcggggacat
    59341 cgactgcgtt ttgaagaaga aggacgagtt gcgggcaatg acgaacaggt tccggaactt
    59401 tgacaggttc atgatgatgt catcggtcag cccttcggcg acccagctgt catcctcgcc
    59461 cccgccctgg ctgacaaagg gcaggatagc gaccgagggg atatcgggcc gttccagcac
    59521 ctcaagctgc atgtcgggcc gcagggtcgc ggccattgtc gcgccctcga cctcgctgcg
    59581 cacgcaatag gtggccaccg gtaacaggat attcttgagc tgcttgggcc ccagaaactc
    59641 atagccatag cgcaggcggt tgcggatctg ttcatagaca gcggcgctga catagacccg
    59701 ttcgggttca gcgatttcct gcagacgggc ggcgatgttc acgttgtcac catgaatgcc
    59761 gcgatcatcc tgcagcactt cgcccatatg gacaccggca cggaacttga tctgctcatg
    59821 cgccattcgg ttttgattgt gctgtgcggc aatccgatga agctcgatac tgaactcgac
    59881 ggcgctggtg gcggtttcga acagcgccag gataccgtcc ccgcgcactt cgatcacccg
    59941 gccctgatac tgctggcaaa tcgcctcgag ttgcgacaac agagagttca acgcgttata
    60001 cgtatccatc tcattctcgc ccatcaggcg ggaatagccg accacatcgg caaacagcac
    60061 cgcgccgagc ttttgtcgga gtgtgggatt cgaaccggtt gtattcactg gcaatactcg
    60121 aatcgattgt cgtgtctaaa tttatgcggg aatgttatca aattctggct caatacttgt
    60181 actaattcac tcatcgcaat gggccggggg tggccagctc cattcaggtg cgccgaaagt
    60241 gaccacagta tctgtatgca actcctgcgc cagctcctgt cgccgtgccg cccagtcctg
    60301 ctgcaacatg cccaccacga tcatgtcgtg aaaccgaccg tccgcgaacc aggcctgccg
    60361 cattgttccc tcgacctgac agcccacctg actgatcaga tcgcggctgc cgtgattgtc
    60421 tgcccggtaa tatgaggtga tccggttgag gcccagctgc cggaaggcaa aatccagcag
    60481 caaggcaatg gcccgcacgg caaccccgtg ccgccgtacc gatttgtcga tgaagatcgg
    60541 gatcaccgcg tcgcggttga cttgcgagat cgcctcgagc ccgatcatgc cctgcggctc
    60601 ggcgctgtcg gattcgataa tgaaccagca ttttccgcag tcgcgcgagg aactgagcgc
    60661 ctcctcccaa atctgttcgg tctgctgcaa attcagcgga acgcgcgagg tgcggtcaaa
    60721 cagtgccaga tcacgaacat cctgaaacca gcgcgcaaca gtttccatat ccgctttctc
    60781 aagcggacgc agccggaaca accggggtgt agcatcaggc aaaggcaaag cctccgaatt
    60841 caaatgtaaa aatctattcg cgcgatacta gcacaaatga ttcgaaaaca agaaacatct
    60901 tgttcacaca aggattcgga taggccgaga cccgctgagc gggccgcctg ttaccggttt
    60961 tcagcccgga tcaggaagat gttgcgcaaa tagatcgaca gccccatcga ctggcccaga
    61021 ataaagaccg ggtcgcggcg gtagatcgca tagctgagca ggatcaaccc gccgccgatg
    61081 gacagatacc agaaggccat cgggatgacc gacttcttgg cccgttccga ggtgatccac
    61141 tgaacgatga aacgggcgct gaacatcagc tgaccagcaa gtccgataaa gacccaaagc
    61201 gcctcggtcg ggctatctac gtgcaggatt tcaagaatgg tttctttcac gaccggcccg
    61261 cctcttttgc cgagaccgat ttggcgcggc gcatcagcca gacaacgccg aacaggtccc
    61321 agataccgac catcgcccgg ccgaaattgg tgtatttgga ctgacccgac aggcgctgct
    61381 gatgggccac gtcgaccagc gcgatctgcc agccgtaggc cttgaacagc gcgggcagat
    61441 agcggtgcat gtgatcgaaa taaggcaggt tcagaaaggc ctgtcggcgg aaggccttga
    61501 aaccgcatcc ggtgtcgcgg gtgccgtcct tcagcatcca gccgcgcagc gcattcgcca
    61561 tgcgcgaggc cagctttttc gagacggtat ccttgcggcc cagccgttgc ccggcgacaa
    61621 gcccgatctg gccgctgtca tccgccaaca gcggagccca gatctttggc agttcctcgg
    61681 gcgggttctg accgtcgcca tcaagcgtac agcaaacctc ggcccgtgcg gcctgaacgc
    61741 cggagtgcac ggcggcactt tggccaccgg cgggtttgtg ctgcaggatg cgcaattgcg
    61801 ggcaggtctg ctgaaacg
//
