# Supplementary material for: Decoding coral resistance to eutrophication through the association of hyper‑efficient denitrifiers as key microbial allies
Source: Nat Commun. 2026 May 19;17:3938. doi: 10.1038/s41467-026-72571-w (PMC13187470; doi:10.1038/s41467-026-72571-w)
Supplement: Supplementary file 21 — Source Data [file 41467_2026_72571_MOESM21_ESM.zip › Source Data/FigureS6/J8_denitrification.gbk]

LOCUS       contig00004            61677 bp    DNA              UNK 01-JAN-1980
DEFINITION  Genus species strain strain.
ACCESSION   contig00004
VERSION     contig00004
KEYWORDS    .
SOURCE      .
  ORGANISM  .
            .
FEATURES             Location/Qualifiers
     CDS             802..3237
                     /gene="abo_8"
                     /locus_tag="J8_02183"
                     /EC_number="1.5.3.19"
                     /inference="ab initio prediction:Prodigal:002006"
                     /inference="similar to AA sequence:UniProtKB:Q8GAI3"
                     /codon_start=1
                     /transl_table=11
                     /product="4-methylaminobutanoate oxidase
                     (formaldehyde-forming)"
                     /translation="MKSRTKAVVIGGGIAGCSTLYHLTQEGWTDVVLVERNELTSGTTW
                     HSAAQVTNFGMNQTMVGLKSHSIRLYKELAEDPDYPINYHHGDGGIRLANTEAQMQGYR
                     HFASMARGMDVHFEVIDAQECARRHPLISTENLIGGLWDPLDGDIDPAQLCQALARRAR
                     KAGAEVYRNTPVTALTQHSDDTWTVHTEHGDIDCDVVVNACGYRVNEVGAMMGVHHPVA
                     SMEHQYFLTEEIPAIRDAGHRMPLLRCPISDYYCRQEKNGLLLGFYEQNCKTWGMDGID
                     PNFVNALCPDDLDRVTDVLEGAFARMPALMEAGVHTVVNGPITYTIDGAPLVGPIPGKR
                     NAFCIIGLRAGLGEGGGHGWLLAQQIVHGEACYDTWCLDPRRFTGHANVELTALKAIED
                     YQNEFRFHFPHEHRPAGRPAKTTPLTPVLAAEGAEFTVINGWERVDYIKPSPEFTHALS
                     FDFDETFDLVAAEVASVQAGVGLAEVNGFNRIEITGADRHNFLDRMLCGTVTRKTGRVG
                     LGYLLNHHGMIKAEATVANLPASDRGPERVWYGSAAASEFHDMDWLTRHIRADEDVQLR
                     SLTNDQTILILAGPKSRDVLSTCARGDWSAQAFPWLSLRECYVGFAPATVMAVSFSGEL
                     AYEIHVPNASLYAAYLALRQAGEAHGLNLFGARAVESMRMEKSFLHWKADLITEFDPFE
                     TGLERFVKLDKSDFIGRDALLKQQSNGPRKKLVALQLQATDRPAHPGASLIQDGQVVGT
                     VTSGAWGHRVGLNLAHAFVNPALAEVGTEIDLDSCGQIVRATIIPPSPYDPGFDRVKA"
     gene            802..3237
                     /locus_tag="J8_02183"
                     /gene="abo_8"
     CDS             3328..4299
                     /locus_tag="J8_02184"
                     /inference="ab initio prediction:Prodigal:002006"
                     /codon_start=1
                     /transl_table=11
                     /product="hypothetical protein"
                     /translation="MSKALSLRWLEVFRLVAKSGSIQQAASETGLSISTVSNHLRSLEA
                     ALGVELVDHGRRPMGLTPAGEVFARYVRDGLTVLKRGEAEIRSGNWKHATDLRLALIDD
                     FDNQIAPDLFRFLAQALPRCSFRHYTRPSHEILANLQEHKLDAGVATRPSERTEGLIEY
                     PLMRDPFIVILPMSYQGAPENLLKPDAELPLLRYSRDYMIGKQIEIQLTRSKYNLPNRF
                     EMECNHSIIGLVAEGSGWAITTAACFHRAQRFHDSVKALPFPGRNFVRTVSLFTTEVYP
                     ETTSKLIQKVMTQLIRQHFTEPMAGSHGWLKNDFRTMEGEAA"
     gene            3328..4299
                     /locus_tag="J8_02184"
     CDS             complement(4296..5321)
                     /gene="cytR_2"
                     /locus_tag="J8_02185"
                     /inference="ab initio prediction:Prodigal:002006"
                     /inference="similar to AA sequence:UniProtKB:P0ACN7"
                     /codon_start=1
                     /transl_table=11
                     /product="HTH-type transcriptional repressor CytR"
                     /db_xref="COG:COG1609"
                     /translation="MSKLRTAPTLDDVAKMAGVSTATVSRCLNTPDRVVKATRERVQSA
                     VDALGYMPNFAARVMAAKRSLTVGAIIPTMENAIFARGLQAFQEELHTHGYTLLVSSSA
                     YKPEIEEEQIRTLIARGADALLLIGHDRAPQIYTELERRKIPALIAWSFLPDAQLPSVG
                     FDNRAAMAELADRVIGLGHRRIGVISGIRSGNDRARLRIEGIEQAATRHGISHSDLTII
                     ETSYEIENGAAAFDRLMSQSVRPTAVLCGNDVLAVGALHRAREMGLNVPRDVSITGFDD
                     IELARIVSPALTTVHVPHREMGRRAAMELVSKLEQQSDGTGSRLDTHIVERQSLGPPAK
                     G"
     gene            complement(4296..5321)
                     /locus_tag="J8_02185"
                     /gene="cytR_2"
     CDS             5459..5644
                     /locus_tag="J8_02186"
                     /inference="ab initio prediction:Prodigal:002006"
                     /codon_start=1
                     /transl_table=11
                     /product="hypothetical protein"
                     /translation="MFLTASVIVFVIYFANVAMGAFAGGAFLGDVGEMLVLFAASILFV
                     VAILKKEADRNAERDG"
     gene            5459..5644
                     /locus_tag="J8_02186"
     CDS             5669..6814
                     /locus_tag="J8_02187"
                     /inference="ab initio prediction:Prodigal:002006"
                     /codon_start=1
                     /transl_table=11
                     /product="hypothetical protein"
                     /translation="MNKDKLELASAERRNFLKLSATGAFTAALVAGAGGVLWSTEAAAQ
                     TAKEESEREKAADHVMTIATAYVLGASRSYPIMQLDLKENIQNATNGKVYVKLAPGGQL
                     GAGGSLVQKVQGGTIQAAQHSLSNFAPFASTVDLINMPYLCGSNQKFTNLVTSDTWKNE
                     VHPKVEAAGFKALFYVVIDPRVVAVRQGGNAIITPGDMSGVKFRVPGSKMLQQYYRMAG
                     ANPTPVAWGETPSAIKQGVADALDPSVGALFVFGFKDILSHVTFTQAVPDSQVYSCNLE
                     WFNSMPPDVQEGIMWGAEMTAHQNLAKVPSARAYAMAELNKAGVEFHSLSSDQLAEWES
                     VGGYQNAEWDPFKTELAGSMDAFEKLVEAAGTQGKYYVHDA"
     gene            5669..6814
                     /locus_tag="J8_02187"
     CDS             6927..7439
                     /locus_tag="J8_02188"
                     /inference="ab initio prediction:Prodigal:002006"
                     /codon_start=1
                     /transl_table=11
                     /product="hypothetical protein"
                     /translation="MTLLQNIDRNAERWLLLVFYVMLVITMAIEVLRREIFAFSSIWGE
                     EIVRYSFIYLAWIGAAAAVKERAHIRIDVIMHYLGPRPKALLYIFGDLVMFGVAVIALY
                     WSYEAVHVSAKFGSVTDGLRVSKVWFLMAVPTGFGLMIWRLIQSLMRDIKCLRDGTPVF
                     EGDKLFD"
     gene            6927..7439
                     /locus_tag="J8_02188"
     CDS             7451..8779
                     /gene="dctM_6"
                     /locus_tag="J8_02189"
                     /inference="ab initio prediction:Prodigal:002006"
                     /inference="similar to AA sequence:UniProtKB:Q9HU16"
                     /codon_start=1
                     /transl_table=11
                     /product="C4-dicarboxylate TRAP transporter large permease
                     protein DctM"
                     /db_xref="COG:COG1593"
                     /translation="MLWGSLNQTVELGWDFYLPVILFVGLIALAVPVWAAIGTAAIVML
                     VMSGDLPLSLVGESLFTGIDAFALTAVPLFILTGDVLVRTGLSRKFLDVAEALTCFAKG
                     GFGSATVLVCGMFAAISGSDAAGAAAVGRMTINRLVESGYPRPYACALVAAGACTGILI
                     PPSIAYIIIGLVLGISASTLFLAALIPGLAILVSILVTNIIMNRIYAYEGGGMMTMGEW
                     LANLGKALKSGWYAFIVPGIIFYGIFSGRLTPTEAGATAVVVTIIMGFILRTLTLADFP
                     SMLVSSAKVNGVILPIIAFSAPLAEALAIMGVPQGFVTAVTSLTDDPYLLILLMIGILI
                     AAGCVMETTPNIVILAPILKPLADNIGMNEIQFCIMMITALGVGFITPPLGLNLFVVSG
                     ITGESILKIAARAVPFVLTMLIVVILIAYVPAVSTTLLPAIYQ"
     gene            7451..8779
                     /locus_tag="J8_02189"
                     /gene="dctM_6"
     CDS             8792..10099
                     /gene="hpsN_2"
                     /locus_tag="J8_02190"
                     /EC_number="1.1.1.308"
                     /inference="ab initio prediction:Prodigal:002006"
                     /inference="similar to AA sequence:UniProtKB:Q46N53"
                     /codon_start=1
                     /transl_table=11
                     /product="Sulfopropanediol 3-dehydrogenase"
                     /translation="MPRDYLKKATLTAQSHASEVHDTVKTILAEIEAGGDAKALEYAAK
                     FDKFEGNVLMTPAEIDAAIALVPEKLKADIRFAHDNVRRFAEAQKATVSDVEVEIVPGV
                     TAGQKAIPVDAAGCYVPGGRYSHIASAIMTVTTAKVAGCRHITACSPPRPGEGVAPAIV
                     YAAHICGADSILAMGGVQGVAAMTYGLFGLPRANILVGPGNQFVAEAKRILYGKVGIDM
                     IAGPTDSLILADSSADAHVVATDLVSQAEHGYNSPVWLVTDDRALAEKVMELVPALIED
                     LPELNRENASAAWRDYAEVILCGDREEMAACSDSYAPEHLTVQAEDLEWWLDRLTCYGS
                     LFLGEETTVSYGDKATGTNHVLPTSGAASYTGGLSVHKYMKIVTWQRATREGSKPIAIA
                     TARISRLEGMEGHARAADVRLAKYFPDEQFDLSADG"
     gene            8792..10099
                     /locus_tag="J8_02190"
                     /gene="hpsN_2"
     CDS             10092..10853
                     /gene="gno_1"
                     /locus_tag="J8_02191"
                     /EC_number="1.1.1.-"
                     /inference="ab initio prediction:Prodigal:002006"
                     /inference="similar to AA sequence:UniProtKB:P50199"
                     /codon_start=1
                     /transl_table=11
                     /product="Gluconate 5-dehydrogenase"
                     /translation="MDDPRALFDLTGRVACVTGASSGLGRQAAKVLAAAGARVVAVARR
                     HDALAGLVAEIGNSAAMVAADIADRDQIEAVAQDISNPFGPPDILIHAAGINTREAADD
                     VTGQGWDATLALNLSAPFFLSQALVPAMKDKGWGRIVTFASLQTTRAFPGGIAYGATKA
                     GIGQLTRAMAEAWSPHGITANAIGPGFFPTELTQAVFDDAKRAERNAAQTCIGRNGRME
                     DINGPILFLCSKASDYVTGQVLMVDGGFTAK"
     gene            10092..10853
                     /locus_tag="J8_02191"
                     /gene="gno_1"
     CDS             10850..11830
                     /locus_tag="J8_02192"
                     /EC_number="1.1.1.401"
                     /inference="ab initio prediction:Prodigal:002006"
                     /inference="similar to AA sequence:UniProtKB:P0DOW0"
                     /codon_start=1
                     /transl_table=11
                     /product="2-dehydro-3-deoxy-L-rhamnonate dehydrogenase
                     (NAD(+))"
                     /translation="MKALVYEGVEHVAYRDMPDAAPQDAEHLIRVEAAGICGSDMHAYL
                     GHDARRPAPLILGHEAAGVIVGGPRDGDRVTINPLVHCGTCTACQSGRVNICPNRQIIS
                     MPPREGAFAQYVAMPDRNLVTVPDDVPLAKAALAEPLAVSWHTARLGLEALHPAMDRRA
                     LVIGGGAIGLAAALALKAMGVSDVTITEPNDARRTYVASICPFNLRAETTETFPLVIDA
                     VGFAATRQAASALVEPGGVIAHVGLGDGGDGLDIRRMTLQEITFIGTYTYTVEDFRQTA
                     SAIFDGRLGALDWIEMRPLSEGADAFRQLRNGSVAVPKIILTPWD"
     gene            10850..11830
                     /locus_tag="J8_02192"
     CDS             11854..12264
                     /locus_tag="J8_02193"
                     /inference="ab initio prediction:Prodigal:002006"
                     /codon_start=1
                     /transl_table=11
                     /product="hypothetical protein"
                     /translation="MYQKILVPMALDHDISPHTLQVARALAADDCEIVALHVYEMPQGS
                     VSAYLDKDVVDEGFRAALNLLRDKVSGLEGVRPEIIKGHTARTIIDFANEHSFDCIVIG
                     SHKPGLSDYFLGSTASRVVRHAGCAVHVHRRT"
     gene            11854..12264
                     /locus_tag="J8_02193"
     CDS             12315..12821
                     /locus_tag="J8_02194"
                     /inference="ab initio prediction:Prodigal:002006"
                     /codon_start=1
                     /transl_table=11
                     /product="hypothetical protein"
                     /translation="MNIDKKITDDLVANDISFVTTVPCKQLAGVIAEIDAHDSIYHIPS
                     NKEDEGMGLCAGAWMGGKRPAIIMQNTAIGVTINTLATLIQYYRMPLPMLISYRGELRE
                     PIACQVEMAVHTKALLAQLNIPTYHFHNQADVEELDAILKYTFMCNKPVAILTDANFWG
                     GYGDQ"
     gene            12315..12821
                     /locus_tag="J8_02194"
     CDS             12818..13372
                     /locus_tag="J8_02195"
                     /inference="ab initio prediction:Prodigal:002006"
                     /codon_start=1
                     /transl_table=11
                     /product="hypothetical protein"
                     /translation="MIRSDVLKEIAPILRDQLVVCNIGIPSQELHAIDDQPSNFYMLGT
                     MGLASSIGLGLALSQPKPVIVIDGDGSVLTNLGTLPTIANNVADNYILLIVDNGSYGST
                     GDQPTYAGQKTSLTKMAEAAGCERVIECQAEDTGRVLQEALDAKQMTIIVCKCESGNAK
                     MPPITMDPVVIRDRFMKAVMA"
     gene            12818..13372
                     /locus_tag="J8_02195"
     CDS             13372..14469
                     /gene="mdlB"
                     /locus_tag="J8_02196"
                     /EC_number="1.1.99.31"
                     /inference="ab initio prediction:Prodigal:002006"
                     /inference="similar to AA sequence:UniProtKB:P20932"
                     /codon_start=1
                     /transl_table=11
                     /product="(S)-mandelate dehydrogenase"
                     /translation="MLATIHSAEDARRLARRRLPWMVFDYIDGAAGTGQGAIRNRAALD
                     AMTLCPRVLRDVSERTLETRLFGKPAQRPFGIAPMGMCNLSAPGADLMLARLAARYAIP
                     LGVSTVASTPMEKLIEIAEGHAWFQLYFSGDGAGTFKLVDRAKSAGYKTLVLTVDVPEV
                     GRRPRELRHGFKMPFRIGPQQFLDFAMHPRWSLATLRSGKPQMANFLMEGYEFDRTESR
                     AKATWETLARLRDQWDGNLVLKGILHPEDTLAAKSAGADAVQVSSHGARQLDSAPAAFD
                     ALRLIRDAVGPEFPLFYDSGLRSGEDAVKAMISGANFVFFGRVMQYAIAAAGEAGLHQL
                     WDVLSDEFSITMAQIGATSIDDLNP"
     gene            13372..14469
                     /locus_tag="J8_02196"
                     /gene="mdlB"
     CDS             complement(14515..15225)
                     /gene="yfcG_4"
                     /locus_tag="J8_02197"
                     /EC_number="1.8.4.-"
                     /inference="ab initio prediction:Prodigal:002006"
                     /inference="similar to AA sequence:UniProtKB:P77526"
                     /codon_start=1
                     /transl_table=11
                     /product="Disulfide-bond oxidoreductase YfcG"
                     /db_xref="COG:COG0625"
                     /translation="MIDFYYSPTPNGWKVAIMLGETGLEHRTVLMNLRAGDQFTPAFRA
                     ISPNAKMPAIVDHDAPDGPQTVFESGAILLYLAERTGQFGPQTPAERIAFNEWLFWQAA
                     NQGPMGGQLSHFVNYSPEDQPYAHKRYKGEFERALAVMETWLEGRDYMLDRYSIVDMMC
                     FPWAFIAKPLGVSLDGFPNVAAWRQRIKARPAVIDAINLHKDAQFSGKATAKQHATLFN
                     QSAAHLMTEPTKPT"
     gene            complement(14515..15225)
                     /locus_tag="J8_02197"
                     /gene="yfcG_4"
     CDS             complement(15222..16394)
                     /gene="uctC_3"
                     /locus_tag="J8_02198"
                     /EC_number="2.8.3.19"
                     /inference="ab initio prediction:Prodigal:002006"
                     /inference="similar to AA sequence:UniProtKB:A9X6P9"
                     /codon_start=1
                     /transl_table=11
                     /product="Acetyl-CoA:oxalate CoA-transferase"
                     /translation="MTQSENLRRNGPLSGVRVVDLTAVVSGPMSTMILADQGADVIKIE
                     RAEGDFTRHVATRRGGHSASYLNNNRNKRSVVADLKNPDDIEMIKSLVKTADVFIQNFR
                     PGVVDRLGLSYEVLSALNPRLVYMSISGFGFDGPLANKPVYDPLIQALSALTTVQAGSD
                     EERPRLVRTILPDKLTAVQASQAVTAALFARERTGQGQKVTLSMLDTVTAFLWASDMNG
                     HTFVGDEMEKEESQSFHDLIYKVKGGYLSISVMLNKHWEALAHATGRLDVLEDERFKTP
                     ELRDINRHARLELTQTIVQEIDRDTLLAELEKAGVPCAPVLTRQEMRQHPQLHANGMIV
                     EYDHPAAGRLRQTRPAAVFHGTPATDLRPAPELGEHTDAVRAEAQSGDAS"
     gene            complement(15222..16394)
                     /locus_tag="J8_02198"
                     /gene="uctC_3"
     CDS             16718..17542
                     /locus_tag="J8_02199"
                     /inference="ab initio prediction:Prodigal:002006"
                     /codon_start=1
                     /transl_table=11
                     /product="hypothetical protein"
                     /translation="MKLLSSTALALMVSATVAYAAGGGACAMDKTLVEGTLTIATGNPA
                     YYPWVMDDAPESGQGFEAAVAYAIADKMGFSSDDVTWVRTSFDEAIQPGAKNFDFNMQQ
                     YSITAEREEMVDFSLPYYASAMAVLTTQNVVDNGAQATLDSLKGLKWGAVATTTALPIL
                     NDLIQPASDPLLYNDNADVNAAIMAGQIDAALYDLPTALYLSAVVVEGGALLGQFPPDK
                     SENPDQFGLLMEEGNPLKECVDAAISELTESGELAAIEAQWLAEATGVPVIE"
     gene            16718..17542
                     /locus_tag="J8_02199"
     CDS             17543..18403
                     /locus_tag="J8_02200"
                     /inference="ab initio prediction:Prodigal:002006"
                     /codon_start=1
                     /transl_table=11
                     /product="hypothetical protein"
                     /translation="MSETSVQNKATERSGSAPTRREVYEAGIRRRSNRIALTSTAIVVL
                     AIVVLVPLAPGWDAVQRAFFNGRVFAATFPGLLEAFLLNVMIFAWSAPLIAITGLAIAL
                     CRDTRAPALFPLRLFGIAYTDIFRGLPVVLVIYIIGFGVPGLGLPRPWNSPYIWGTLAL
                     VLVYSAYVAEVIRSGIDSIHQSQRSAAASLGLSDQDTMRFVVLPQAIRNVVPANMNLFI
                     ALQKDVALLSFIGPVEIFRQAGVYKSLYANFTPYVGAALIFLALTIPATRYADYLMNKQ
                     NRART"
     gene            17543..18403
                     /locus_tag="J8_02200"
     CDS             18400..19131
                     /gene="glnQ_2"
                     /locus_tag="J8_02201"
                     /inference="ab initio prediction:Prodigal:002006"
                     /inference="similar to AA sequence:UniProtKB:P27675"
                     /codon_start=1
                     /transl_table=11
                     /product="Glutamine transport ATP-binding protein GlnQ"
                     /translation="MTTKLSLRGVRKRFGDHEVCKGIDLDVAEGEMVCLIGASGSGKST
                     LLRCMNLLEPIDDGAIWLDGADISEPGLDPQPVRQQIGIVFQSYNLFPHMTAAENVMLA
                     PRRVRGLSRQDLLPRVTQLFARFGLGERMGHYPDQLSGGQQQRVAIIRALAMEPQIMLF
                     DEITSALDPELVGEVLDVLRDLRQQGMTMVLATHEMGFARELADKVCFLDAGRILEQGP
                     PEVLFAAPQEERTKAFLARVL"
     gene            18400..19131
                     /locus_tag="J8_02201"
                     /gene="glnQ_2"
     CDS             complement(19214..19852)
                     /locus_tag="J8_02202"
                     /inference="ab initio prediction:Prodigal:002006"
                     /codon_start=1
                     /transl_table=11
                     /product="hypothetical protein"
                     /translation="MPDSLFPDEFLPTEAFHARDLNLVDLDQAPHFRAFQTRYPNPLGF
                     RPAPSRFSDPRIGSGTADTYATVYFGTSVETCVLEAIIRDSGLGAGKEGIPISRKYLQG
                     WSIVQIATTEPLKLLDLRGSGTLSYRIPTDAVRAQSHELGQIWSLAIHEHKDQPDGIIF
                     SSRLNEQSNVAVFERGMTKVRSVRSEPLFSYGAELAEILDKYQVALINP"
     gene            complement(19214..19852)
                     /locus_tag="J8_02202"
     CDS             complement(19852..20637)
                     /locus_tag="J8_02203"
                     /inference="ab initio prediction:Prodigal:002006"
                     /codon_start=1
                     /transl_table=11
                     /product="hypothetical protein"
                     /translation="MPGGVEVSSFDMNASDADLGAALRTMLSNLGEEEVVAFVHSSEPS
                     IPQTGNPSTQKAFYGVEHAVSNVEYVQGSVRIHTDIPAAKTLTAGVKKGSKGKHARGGR
                     REKSYTLAKFVEVSKSTGSVVNSPLEKALRAAERRGVAASKAVLAGDEMLTTPQLADLI
                     GVTRQAIDKRRKSGQLLALRGGPKTLKYPEWQILPTGETIEGLSEVIDRLDGDAWTAYR
                     MLTETFPDAQGEPVYEKLRRGEASKVLAHIDGVLGGSTT"
     gene            complement(19852..20637)
                     /locus_tag="J8_02203"
     CDS             complement(20922..21623)
                     /locus_tag="J8_02204"
                     /inference="ab initio prediction:Prodigal:002006"
                     /codon_start=1
                     /transl_table=11
                     /product="hypothetical protein"
                     /translation="MPHEAQKAIARQSILLRSLPDQHVETLLSHAIWRQYDRGETIFLQ
                     EETAKAVHVVLAGWIKLFRITPTGAEAVVSVFKRGDSFGEAVALRNVPYPVSAEAVSAC
                     ELMHIPSPILISLMKEDPEIGISILASTFTHLHSLVAQLEQLKAQTGAQRVAEFLLNLC
                     DSDEGRCDVSLPYDKMLIAGRLGMKPESLSRAFSRLKTVGVNINRNHAEISDIDALRSY
                     VEDESPSGKSW"
     gene            complement(20922..21623)
                     /locus_tag="J8_02204"
     CDS             21811..23034
                     /gene="hemA_2"
                     /locus_tag="J8_02205"
                     /EC_number="2.3.1.37"
                     /inference="ab initio prediction:Prodigal:002006"
                     /inference="similar to AA sequence:UniProtKB:P18079"
                     /codon_start=1
                     /transl_table=11
                     /product="5-aminolevulinate synthase"
                     /db_xref="COG:COG0156"
                     /translation="MDYERFFTQRLNALRDEGNYRVFIDLQRRCGFFPNARQTDGTAER
                     DVRIWCSNDYLGMGQHPAVIAAMHDALDRCGAGAGGTRNISGTTHDHVLLEAELADLHG
                     KEAALLFTSGYVSNWAALGTLAAKIPDLIVFSDALNHASMIEGIRHSRAQKVIWAHNDL
                     ADLEAKLAAADPDAPKMIAFESVYSMDGDIAPIAEICDLADKYGAMTYLDEVHAVGLYG
                     PRGGGIAEREGLMDRLTVIEGTLGKAFGVVGGYIAASAALCDFVRSFASGFIFTTALPP
                     SVAAGAAASIRHLKQSNVERDLQKARVAQVRARLDAQGIPHLPNPSHIIPVMVGDPVKC
                     KFISDTLLEEFGIYIQPINYPTVPKGTERLRITPSPVHDEADIDHLVNALSILWQRCQI
                     ARMPMAAQ"
     gene            21811..23034
                     /locus_tag="J8_02205"
                     /gene="hemA_2"
     CDS             complement(23086..23373)
                     /locus_tag="J8_02206"
                     /inference="ab initio prediction:Prodigal:002006"
                     /codon_start=1
                     /transl_table=11
                     /product="hypothetical protein"
                     /translation="MSAPSSCSKYGRRRLLTPLTRAWVALLALSVASALLILLPIPRSA
                     LAAAILLLALIKSRLILARYLDLAHSPAWLRGFSFGLICFAAVVFGLYLI"
     gene            complement(23086..23373)
                     /locus_tag="J8_02206"
     CDS             complement(23379..23927)
                     /gene="ctaE_1"
                     /locus_tag="J8_02207"
                     /EC_number="1.9.3.1"
                     /inference="ab initio prediction:Prodigal:002006"
                     /inference="similar to AA sequence:UniProtKB:Q9AEL8"
                     /codon_start=1
                     /transl_table=11
                     /product="Cytochrome c oxidase subunit 3"
                     /db_xref="COG:COG1845"
                     /translation="MSDSSLIDELPGELLMWVLIISELLVFGAGLIAFMGVRLTDPTGF
                     AEAQSHLHRAGAALNTAVLVTSGYLAAMALHWRQAVRRKAARFSLIGAALLGVVFLIIK
                     GIEYVDKSAQGITFATHPFFLFYYLLTGFHAAHVLAGVGVLLLVAWRDHPRNIEAGAQF
                     WHMVDLVWIMLFPVIYLLG"
     gene            complement(23379..23927)
                     /locus_tag="J8_02207"
                     /gene="ctaE_1"
     CDS             complement(23924..25840)
                     /locus_tag="J8_02208"
                     /inference="ab initio prediction:Prodigal:002006"
                     /codon_start=1
                     /transl_table=11
                     /product="hypothetical protein"
                     /translation="MVRIDFEPWEPEETIGKLWHTLASRLDAPKVHDGAAVDLSEVAGR
                     LAVLFRGLGGSPGVELRPVSPEISRHRLSWRRKLATEAELMPRASFDGEVLRLPDRLAV
                     YPLREANGALYVWLAAAAAHAGTRTDETDLLRADLRALAAARQMVRDTLEDAPGLRPLY
                     AELCKGLQHLRSVPDLPPAEAAVESIIRNMLGDPDPLSDRARAYLDLQAEAPRGYQRFR
                     PVPLWPELRTVGFSEHNEVENPDTEGEPEESGEKTHRSRRRKSDQANRSDSFILHKFEA
                     ILSWAEFLNINRRIDDDDPDNAKKAADDQEEIGLGQISKAPPTKLKLHLDLAPEDVNRE
                     RLSGRILYPEWDVRTGQYLPDHVNVLLSDADIREDAAEFGKDPATARRIRAVKRQFEAL
                     RPGRVMTRGHLDGDQLDIEAAVRAETDRFASGEGNERIWMQSRPEARDLAVSILLDVSR
                     STESAVTGRAVIDIEREALAALAWGLNACGDDFAIHAFSSLKRQRVYVQRCKRFDEPMG
                     GTVEQRIASLRPGHYTRLGAAIRHCSADLAAQSRKRRLLLVITDGKPNDLDHYEGRHGI
                     EDTSMAVREARRAGQSVFGVTIDKTGKSWFPRMFGQGGFAVIPDPHRLTMALPQIYRQL
                     VGA"
     gene            complement(23924..25840)
                     /locus_tag="J8_02208"
     CDS             complement(25850..26659)
                     /gene="nirQ"
                     /locus_tag="J8_02209"
                     /inference="ab initio prediction:Prodigal:002006"
                     /inference="similar to AA sequence:UniProtKB:Q02441"
                     /codon_start=1
                     /transl_table=11
                     /product="Denitrification regulatory protein NirQ"
                     /db_xref="COG:COG0714"
                     /translation="MDGSIKLSEGAANAPFYLPQGDECDVFCAAYNNDLPLLLKGPTGC
                     GKTRFVGHMAARLGRPLYTVACHDDLAAADLIGRYLLKGGETVWVDGPLTRAVREGAIC
                     YLDEVVEARKDVTVVLHPLTDDRRILPIDRTGVELEAAPGFMLVASYNPGYQNILKTLK
                     PSTRQRFISLEFDFPSPEMEAEVVAKESGLSLERCKPLIRLANKLRGLKGQDLEEGVST
                     RLVVYAATLIAQGMSTDRAILAAMIEPLTDDEDIKRGLLDLVTAVFG"
     gene            complement(25850..26659)
                     /locus_tag="J8_02209"
                     /gene="nirQ"
     CDS             complement(26665..28032)
                     /gene="norB"
                     /locus_tag="J8_02210"
                     /EC_number="1.7.2.5"
                     /inference="ab initio prediction:Prodigal:002006"
                     /inference="similar to AA sequence:UniProtKB:P98008"
                     /codon_start=1
                     /transl_table=11
                     /product="Nitric oxide reductase subunit B"
                     /translation="MKYESQKVAYAYFAFAMGLFAIQVIGGLLAGLIYVFPNFLADLLP
                     FNIVRMLHTNALIVWLITGFFGAAYFLIPEEAEREIHSPTLAYAQLAILILGTLGVVLT
                     YTFNLFEGNWLLGKEGREFLEQPKWVKAGIVVAALIFLYNVSMTVLKGKKTAITNILLL
                     GLWGLALLFLFAFYNPGNLSLDKQYWWYVVHLWVEGVWELIMASILAYLMLKLTGVDRE
                     VVEKWLYVIVAAALFSGILGTGHHYYWIGTPAYWQWIGSIFSSLEVIPFFAMMAFAFVM
                     VWKGRRDHPNKAALLWSLGCATLAFFGAGVWGFLHTLHGVNYYTHGTQITAAHGHLAFY
                     GAYVCLNLAIFSYAMPILKNRDPYNQVLNMGSFWLMSSGMVFMTFVLTFGGTVQTHMQR
                     VVGDYFMDVQDQIAIFYWMRLGSGVVVVLGALLFIYSLWVPRKEVIEPGAAETPAE"
     gene            complement(26665..28032)
                     /locus_tag="J8_02210"
                     /gene="norB"
     CDS             complement(28049..28498)
                     /gene="norC"
                     /locus_tag="J8_02211"
                     /inference="ab initio prediction:Prodigal:002006"
                     /inference="similar to AA sequence:UniProtKB:Q52527"
                     /codon_start=1
                     /transl_table=11
                     /product="Nitric oxide reductase subunit C"
                     /db_xref="COG:COG2010"
                     /translation="MREVMTKSMARNIFYGGSLFFILIFLALSAHSHLYILRSENTAKL
                     DESVVRGKHVWEKHACINCHTILGEGAYYAPEVGNVMTRWGVLDDPESAFESLKGWMEA
                     QPTGIPGRRQMPNFNLSDEEIRDLANFLIWTDNIDAQDWPPNEAG"
     gene            complement(28049..28498)
                     /locus_tag="J8_02211"
                     /gene="norC"
     CDS             complement(28588..29769)
                     /locus_tag="J8_02212"
                     /inference="ab initio prediction:Prodigal:002006"
                     /codon_start=1
                     /transl_table=11
                     /product="hypothetical protein"
                     /translation="MPTIITRVFGEGFRVFFLSAGLYGLFVGLVWGLWLSVPYLAPNYG
                     MTPPMWHAHEMVFGYATAALGGFFLTAVPNWTGAADARVRFITLAAAMWLAGRMAMWFS
                     GMISPVLVAAVDLTFVPILAAKIATQLMRRPKPQNMIFLLLLVFIWVADLLTHLEWMGV
                     TENTLQTGLRAGLLTLCAMIAILGGRITPAFTRNAMKRAAVPEAEWPVSVAALDRAGMV
                     LALTLPLSVLVFGIGRVAAALALLLGGVQVLRMARWRTRWTLHQPILLALHLGLGMLAL
                     GLILWGLAGLGLGNEVAALHVLGIGCVGGMTLAVMSRAALGHSGRDLVAPGPMVVAYGL
                     MAVAALTRWIGTDLNAGYLVAMLLSDGLWVAAFALYLLAMWPALTGARAARSA"
     gene            complement(28588..29769)
                     /locus_tag="J8_02212"
     CDS             30001..31677
                     /gene="nirS_1"
                     /locus_tag="J8_02213"
                     /EC_number="1.7.2.1"
                     /inference="ab initio prediction:Prodigal:002006"
                     /inference="similar to AA sequence:UniProtKB:P24040"
                     /codon_start=1
                     /transl_table=11
                     /product="Nitrite reductase"
                     /translation="MSLGISYNKTGRAFGVGLAMLLGSVAAPALAEEPTLSKEAFESSK
                     QLYFERCAGCHGVLRKGATGKSLEPVVEKKNDDGTVTVSGTLKLGQERLEKIIAWGTEG
                     GMNNFSDVMTEDEIRDMATYIQMEPPKPPEMSLEQMMATRKVYVEPEDYPTEPLHGRNW
                     ENFFVVIERDVGKVAVIDGDTKEVLAHIPTGYAVHVLKASEHHKLEEPENPGRFWYTMG
                     RDGKMTKIDLWQNPENMLVAEVTIGYDARDVAVSGDGKYVIGGAYWPPHFAIVDAETME
                     PKKVVSTRGVNVDGDYVEESRVAAIYTTPNEPTWIVAVKELGQLWQVDYTDLDNLRIDK
                     IDSAKFLHDGFFDPTGRYFQIAANASNKMVVVDTQTHKLEALIDTAPLPHPGPGANWDD
                     PNCGPVAGTTHLGEGTVTVWGNDPEGHPDQAWQTCYEVETDGPGLFIRTHPESDYIWAD
                     QTKHPEPEIQQSVQVIDKATGEIVKTIQITEEEGNVAVHFEFNQDGSEVWVSKWNRSTS
                     KEPNGEIVIFDAKTLEEKARVKGLFAPTGKFNVYNRSNHVT"
     gene            30001..31677
                     /locus_tag="J8_02213"
                     /gene="nirS_1"
     CDS             31803..33575
                     /locus_tag="J8_02214"
                     /inference="ab initio prediction:Prodigal:002006"
                     /codon_start=1
                     /transl_table=11
                     /product="hypothetical protein"
                     /translation="MTSEPEKKKPIWRRYFLWGMPVAGIAAAFVGGIIFWGGFNTAMEA
                     TNTKEFCVSCHEMRDFVYEEYTGTIHDVNRSGVGAVCSDCHVPKDWTHKIIRKIKASKE
                     LYGKMVGTINTREKFEAKRVHLAMNEWERMKATDSRECRNCHDFESMMPEFQKPRARQQ
                     HLNAMTVGQTCIDCHKGIAHSDARDRADEEYLEELEAPNPAFIREIPAEYLASLERIEA
                     KEAAEAEAEKAARVAQQEAIQAQIAAAVDAALAEQQAGSDETASAGGSDVGTNIDWNAV
                     AGADMKLFYPGQASFEWVQNGRSHGGARPLTKGGDKCTTCHAAELDAIGNKIVAGGELE
                     PTPIPGKRGVIDATVQAAHDDENLYIRLQWPDAGHSPAPFVDGGKMDPDNQIKVAMMIT
                     GTGIEMGDQVGCWASCHADNTYMPFDPGAEEIAANADVSGRLAAQDTVTKYISESRTEI
                     DTKGRRGKPLGGWDKLHAAEQIEQYLADGTYLDLMRVYADGSATNGYLLEQRVVNDGEI
                     AASASMDGGMWTVVFTRPLNSGAPGDVPLEAGKTYTVGFAIHDDFAAARFHHVTLDTSL
                     ALDDDSAFINVVKQ"
     gene            31803..33575
                     /locus_tag="J8_02214"
     CDS             33630..34031
                     /locus_tag="J8_02215"
                     /inference="ab initio prediction:Prodigal:002006"
                     /codon_start=1
                     /transl_table=11
                     /product="hypothetical protein"
                     /translation="MKPQHLLPALLLLAAPAWADDTAELCAEAEDRYVELFGQPSSAVE
                     DAEVVLIYKYTFCPVDLTVKPGTTVRWVNVDKRTSHSVLLKDGSEPESDRLFPEESVDL
                     TFLTPGPQDYLCGPHWETQNMIGMITVEP"
     gene            33630..34031
                     /locus_tag="J8_02215"
     CDS             34044..34982
                     /gene="cysG_1"
                     /locus_tag="J8_02216"
                     /EC_number="4.99.1.4"
                     /inference="ab initio prediction:Prodigal:002006"
                     /inference="protein motif:HAMAP:MF_01646"
                     /codon_start=1
                     /transl_table=11
                     /product="Siroheme synthase"
                     /translation="MQAEQRSAGANPALLNFSQGKTAENAGTLGQDTPGLPSNVPYTQR
                     DSGSRLHSDQASLHMSGKVFLIGAGPGDPELMTLRALRMLKEADVVVYDRLVSADILNL
                     HADGARLVPVGKAPKCHTVPQDRINEILVDEARAGHTVARLKGGDPMIFGRGSEEAAYM
                     MDRGIPVEYAPGITAAQGASCSTGVPLTHRGIATSVQYVTGHRQADKVLDLDWKRLADP
                     DSTLVVYMGVANIGQIAIGLMTENLPGSTPVLAVGKATTPNERRMVSRLDRLAADVREA
                     DLKAPTLFIIGKVVSLYAEKPLAELLEQAHG"
     gene            34044..34982
                     /locus_tag="J8_02216"
                     /gene="cysG_1"
     CDS             34975..35349
                     /locus_tag="J8_02217"
                     /inference="ab initio prediction:Prodigal:002006"
                     /codon_start=1
                     /transl_table=11
                     /product="hypothetical protein"
                     /translation="MASLAHRRPGFRDAATTRCAGWTARAALTTAVLVATTAFAADTLD
                     PNALKRLVHQDCGSCHGLSLKGGLGPDLRPQNLEHYDAEILTGVILDGIPDTAMPPWRP
                     LISEEEAEWIARYLLQQETQ"
     gene            34975..35349
                     /locus_tag="J8_02217"
     CDS             35346..36491
                     /locus_tag="J8_02218"
                     /inference="ab initio prediction:Prodigal:002006"
                     /codon_start=1
                     /transl_table=11
                     /product="hypothetical protein"
                     /translation="MKHLILTLAAPLLMTTAQAEPTATGDLGLVIERAKGSVLLVDQSD
                     RAALARIEGLGDLSHASLVYSPDERFAYVFGRDGGLTKVDIVTRQIVNRVVQAGNAIGG
                     AISDDGNLVAVSNYEPGGVRVFDADTLDMVADIPTDSKTIGLVDAPGRRFVFTMWDTGE
                     TWIADFSKGDPAITKIPNMGKNPYDALITANGRTYITGLFGEDGLTALDLWAETPEPIR
                     VLPNYGRGQEEMPVYKMPHLEGWALSGREFVLPAVGHHEVLWIDADTLTETGRTQTHGQ
                     PVFAMARPDGRQVWVNFAHPLNDTVQVIDSVSKEIIHEFKPGPAVLHMEFTPRGHEVWI
                     SVRDANKVMVYDTQSFEKLREIEADNPSGIFFTARAHKTGL"
     gene            35346..36491
                     /locus_tag="J8_02218"
     CDS             36495..37484
                     /locus_tag="J8_02219"
                     /inference="ab initio prediction:Prodigal:002006"
                     /codon_start=1
                     /transl_table=11
                     /product="hypothetical protein"
                     /translation="MKHITDPIDRRLLDEFQRDFPVTERPFQVLADTLGLEESEVLDRL
                     ERMRKTGRITRVGATIAPGAVSASTLAAVAVPESRLEEVAALIDAEPGVNHNYQREDAW
                     NLWFVATGPDRAHVDETLARISRRTGLRVLDLRLVRPFNVDLGFRMSGAERQVPGPRHV
                     DGSVMLDGDRSVLQALSSGLPLVTEPYALLAHALGCNPAQVMNRVRVLHAAGIISRLGV
                     IVRHRALGWSANAMVVWNMPAERVEAAGPALAAHPGVTLCYERNPVEGVWPYRLYSMIH
                     ARSRTEALDILAGASALPELSGTKHKVLFSTRCFKQTGALIQAKEVAA"
     gene            36495..37484
                     /locus_tag="J8_02219"
     CDS             37484..37930
                     /locus_tag="J8_02220"
                     /inference="ab initio prediction:Prodigal:002006"
                     /codon_start=1
                     /transl_table=11
                     /product="hypothetical protein"
                     /translation="MLDDTDRAILNRMQDDLPLTSHPYAAISDELGIEESDLLSRLSRM
                     KEDRVITRFGPFFDAAAMGGAFCLCAMAVPPQEFETVLTKVNAHPEVAHNYERTHRLNM
                     WFVLATETPEGIATAAETIERDTGITVLQFPKLQEFFIGFRVAA"
     gene            37484..37930
                     /locus_tag="J8_02220"
     CDS             37927..38409
                     /locus_tag="J8_02221"
                     /inference="ab initio prediction:Prodigal:002006"
                     /codon_start=1
                     /transl_table=11
                     /product="hypothetical protein"
                     /translation="MIDVKDREIIEALQGGLPLVPAPYRQVADNLGLDEDDLLFRLADM
                     KSRGVIRRIAAAPNHYKLGMTSNGMTVWDVADTRVAELGPQIGLLPFVTHCYERPRALP
                     DWPYNLFAMVHGSDPIEVEEKRAEIAAILGDACRAQDILYSTRILKKTGLRLKQKG"
     gene            37927..38409
                     /locus_tag="J8_02221"
     CDS             38415..39629
                     /gene="pqqE_1"
                     /locus_tag="J8_02222"
                     /EC_number="1.21.98.4"
                     /inference="ab initio prediction:Prodigal:002006"
                     /inference="protein motif:HAMAP:MF_00660"
                     /codon_start=1
                     /transl_table=11
                     /product="PqqA peptide cyclase"
                     /translation="MFRLTEYMHQLVAPIPVRPRRPGPVKPVVIWNLTRRCNLKCRHCY
                     TVSADVAFPGELSHEQAMVTLEDLGQFRVPALILSGGEPLDRFDFFDISKRARDLVPML
                     ALSTNGTRIYDETADMIADVGFNYVGISLDGIGATNDWFRGVEGAFADALRGVRECKKR
                     GIKVGLRFCLTEGTQHHLPDLLQLCDDEGVDKFYLSHLVYAGRGDKNRGEDAEHLRTRK
                     GLDLLLERAWEAASGGRPLDIVTGNNDADAGYFLNWVRARFDADKAAHVRDHLAAWGGN
                     SSGLGVANIDNLGRVHPDTYWSDYTVGNVKTKPFSELWTSNDPMLAMLRTRPRPLKGRC
                     GACTLKDVCGGNTRIRALQLTGDPWAEDPACYLSNQEIGVEDAVERLQVTPFRGKRHDP
                     AHQFF"
     gene            38415..39629
                     /locus_tag="J8_02222"
                     /gene="pqqE_1"
     CDS             39604..41157
                     /gene="nirS_2"
                     /locus_tag="J8_02223"
                     /EC_number="1.7.2.1"
                     /inference="ab initio prediction:Prodigal:002006"
                     /inference="similar to AA sequence:UniProtKB:P24474"
                     /codon_start=1
                     /transl_table=11
                     /product="Nitrite reductase"
                     /db_xref="COG:COG2010"
                     /translation="MIRRINSSDTPKISALCALLLAGTSWADAPSDYAEYCASCHGESR
                     LGGVGPALIPETLKRMRGPRVAAVIAEGRTATQMPAFAHELDALQIEELAGWLKSPLET
                     DPEWGAADIMASRTLDDDYVPVDAPIWDSDPMNITLAVETGDHHVSVLDGDTFEVLDRF
                     ETPFAVHGGPKFSPDGRYVFIMSRDGWVQKYDIWALKQVGRVRAGLNSRNIAMSGDGKW
                     VAVANYLPNSLTLLSTENLSVASVIEVKSKKGVPSRVSAVYQAPPRESFVLALKDVPEI
                     WEVFYGANPPQFGLGHDFRIEGQFKNPDPFPVRKITTPDYLDDFFFDQSYEYVMGASRD
                     GKGGQVIDLVIGHKVADLDLPGMPHLGSGITWQHGDTTVMATPHLTDGTVSVIDMKSWE
                     TVKRIKTEGPGFFMRSHENSPYVWADVFFGPNKDVMHVIDKQSLEIVKTLRPAPGKTVA
                     HVEFTKDGSHALVSIWEDDGAVIVYDAQTLEEVRRLPMRKPSGKYNVWNKITFSEGTSH
                     "
     gene            39604..41157
                     /locus_tag="J8_02223"
                     /gene="nirS_2"
     CDS             41114..41377
                     /locus_tag="J8_02224"
                     /inference="ab initio prediction:Prodigal:002006"
                     /codon_start=1
                     /transl_table=11
                     /product="hypothetical protein"
                     /translation="MSGTKSPSRKAPATDGRWPVWKLSILLYPATALTVAINLFLAGLI
                     AHTLGFAVIPPVTALIWSVPLGVPASWLAGRWLRGLMDGADG"
     gene            41114..41377
                     /locus_tag="J8_02224"
     CDS             41469..41933
                     /locus_tag="J8_02225"
                     /inference="ab initio prediction:Prodigal:002006"
                     /codon_start=1
                     /transl_table=11
                     /product="hypothetical protein"
                     /translation="MPASNPLHNLPVRASRVACAWAGTLLLLLQMLGPVLASPGQSIWV
                     EICSEAGAVWVQVDLEEETDDPTAPCPKCADCTLCAVTTLAQLPDQPHLVLSQKAGLAL
                     YRCADQNQPHDQARLWPETRGPPHANLKTTERAPRASMASTQSIGGAPWL"
     gene            41469..41933
                     /locus_tag="J8_02225"
     CDS             41924..44101
                     /locus_tag="J8_02226"
                     /inference="ab initio prediction:Prodigal:002006"
                     /codon_start=1
                     /transl_table=11
                     /product="hypothetical protein"
                     /translation="MVVSRAFQALLAFTLSCLMAISAHADSLASFLPEIEPADLVPGAD
                     AFGPVREDVMVAPVLKGGDTVAWAFLTSDFVGTTGYSGKPIHVVAAINDEAVLTGVQLV
                     KHSEPIVLIGIPNARMVELTEGYAGLDLKVEAETGGEGHDLDIISGATVTIMVIDDSLV
                     RGGIKVARALGLGGLAPAQADGPKREVDMAQDAIYDWTTLSGDGSIRRLTLDIGQVNAA
                     FEATGDQRAIKRPEPGEPDDTYIDMHLALVSVPSIGKSLLGEAEYQNMVDWLDEGEQAI
                     LVLGRGAYSFKGSGYVRGGIFDRIQLIQGDNSVRFFDKQQRRLGEVAAPDAPSFTELDI
                     FKIPADAEFDPAEPFRLQLLAQRAVGAVEKTFLTFDLGYKLPEYYLLPVAAPAVVDDAS
                     GEAAAKAALWQRIWKDRVVEIVILSAMLLVLTATFFFQFHATMNARVFYWFRIGFLTMT
                     LFFIGWYANAQLSVVNLMALAGSLRTGFSWDAFLLDPLVFIQWFAVAAALLFWGRGAYC
                     GWLCPFGALQELTNKIARTFKVPQWILPWGLNERLWPAKYIIFLVLFGISFVSIPLAET
                     YAEVEPFKTAIILKFMRDWPFVVFALALLGIGLFIERFYCRYLCPLGGALAIPARIRMF
                     DWLRRYKDCGTPCQTCANECPVQAIHPTGEINPNECVTCLHCQVLYQSEDKCPVVIRQL
                     KRRAKTGSVQMKTPLGQPPANHPNAKPQTIS"
     gene            41924..44101
                     /locus_tag="J8_02226"
     CDS             44116..46023
                     /gene="nosZ"
                     /locus_tag="J8_02227"
                     /EC_number="1.7.2.4"
                     /inference="ab initio prediction:Prodigal:002006"
                     /inference="similar to AA sequence:UniProtKB:P94127"
                     /codon_start=1
                     /transl_table=11
                     /product="Nitrous-oxide reductase"
                     /translation="MSDQENKLNITRRGMLGATATGAVLAGTGLGSTLMTAREASAAAN
                     AHLEPGELDEYYGFWSSGQTGELRILGVPSMRELMRVPVFNRCSATGWGQTNESLKILT
                     EGLLPETKEFLAANGKVTYDNGDLHHPHMSFTDGTYDGRYLFMNDKANTRVARVRCDVM
                     KCDKIIEIPNAHDIHGLRPQKYPRTGYIFANGEHEAPLVNDGQILDDPSQYVNIFTAID
                     GDTMEIAWQVMVSGNLDNTDCDYQGKYAFSTSYNSEMGMNLAEMTENELDHVVVFNLKG
                     IEDAIAAGNYQELNGVKVVDGRKEAGGNLTRYIPIPNSPHGVNAAPDKKHIMINGKLSP
                     TVSVIDVEKVDALFADNADPRSAIVAEPQLGLGPLHTAFDGKGNAYTTLFLDSQVVKWD
                     IAKAIEAYGGADVDPILDKVDVQYQPGHNSTSMGETAEADGKWLISMNKFSKDRFLNVG
                     PLKPENEQLIDISGDKMKVVHDGPTFAEPHDSILVHRSKVNPVNVWDRNDPMWEDARKQ
                     AEADGVDLDYGADEPIRDGNKVRVYMTSVAPVFSMEKFTVKQGDEVTVYVTNLDDVDDV
                     THGFCLSNFGIAMEVAPQATASVTFIADRPGVHWFYCQWFCHALHMEMRGRMFVEPRSA
                     "
     gene            44116..46023
                     /locus_tag="J8_02227"
                     /gene="nosZ"
     CDS             46026..47282
                     /gene="nosD"
                     /locus_tag="J8_02228"
                     /inference="ab initio prediction:Prodigal:002006"
                     /inference="similar to AA sequence:UniProtKB:P19843"
                     /codon_start=1
                     /transl_table=11
                     /product="putative ABC transporter binding protein NosD"
                     /translation="MRWSLLIPLLLGSPLWAADWDVPNRAGAINQILAQAADGDTLRLS
                     PGTYAETLVLDRPVTIDGLGQATIDGQGKGSVITVTGPGVTVRGLTVIGSGSDHDGIDS
                     GIQLTKTATAPVVEDNVLLGNLYGIDIHGAKDGIVRRNRIEGRQDRHMNARGNGVYVWN
                     APGAVVADNDIQFGRDGIFVNSSKKNLFTGNLFRDLRFAVHYMYADNSEVSNNVSIGND
                     LGYAVMFTSNVKVTDNVSIDDREHGVMLNYANKSVITGNVVKGAKEKCTFLYNSNKNEF
                     TDNWFEGCGIGIHFTAGSERNRIVGNAFVGNRTQVKYVSTKWVEWSEEGRGNYWSDFAA
                     YDVDGNGVADAPYRPNDSMDHVLWTQPAAKLLLGSPAVQLVRWSQSAFPALLPGGVVDS
                     NPLMQAPEPPAMKKVPHDG"
     gene            46026..47282
                     /locus_tag="J8_02228"
                     /gene="nosD"
     CDS             47272..48165
                     /gene="nosF"
                     /locus_tag="J8_02229"
                     /inference="ab initio prediction:Prodigal:002006"
                     /inference="similar to AA sequence:UniProtKB:P19844"
                     /codon_start=1
                     /transl_table=11
                     /product="putative ABC transporter ATP-binding protein
                     NosF"
                     /db_xref="COG:COG1131"
                     /translation="MTDKALTIDQVCKDRGKTRVLDDITLSLAPGQRVALLGHNGAGKS
                     TLIKSILGLTPIHGGAIRIGDVAPGTAQARRETAYLPEAVSFHPALTGREQLTLFAQLS
                     GAKADVPGLLERVGLSDALDRRIGAYSKGMRQRLGLAQVLLGQPKVALLDEPTSGLDPI
                     SRQDLYAIIDELAAQGTAVLIASHALTEVEARTDRIAIMRKGRMVTDDTLTNLSALAGL
                     PIRLKVRASANPEALAAELGGNRINGASVELLCSPEDKMEALRRIAGLGDAVADVEMTP
                     PKLEDLYRHYAQEGSR"
     gene            47272..48165
                     /locus_tag="J8_02229"
                     /gene="nosF"
     CDS             48162..48983
                     /gene="nosY"
                     /locus_tag="J8_02230"
                     /inference="ab initio prediction:Prodigal:002006"
                     /inference="similar to AA sequence:UniProtKB:P19845"
                     /codon_start=1
                     /transl_table=11
                     /product="putative ABC transporter permease protein NosY"
                     /db_xref="COG:COG1277"
                     /translation="MTRFLAITRTEMLILRRNRWLLVATLIMVLFALALTFAGSAPTGT
                     LGVDMLTVSVASMTTLSVYLAPLLALMISFDAIAGDVDRGSLSLLLSYPAGRGEILLGK
                     FTAHLAALAFAMTVGFGTAGAVATFFGGAGAESLIALTRLILTSILLGAVFLALGYLLS
                     ALAKGATAAAGLSAGLWLVFVVLYDLGLLGAVVMDKGGSFTQSVFPWVMVANPADAFRL
                     WNIAATEGVAMASGMTGAAQALPFWAAPASLLIWPVLAFALARLAFRRVEP"
     gene            48162..48983
                     /locus_tag="J8_02230"
                     /gene="nosY"
     CDS             48980..49495
                     /gene="nosL"
                     /locus_tag="J8_02231"
                     /inference="ab initio prediction:Prodigal:002006"
                     /inference="similar to AA sequence:UniProtKB:O68481"
                     /codon_start=1
                     /transl_table=11
                     /product="Copper-binding lipoprotein NosL"
                     /translation="MKRLYLIALIALTACKEEVAEAPDPVDLTPDALSFFCQMNIAEHG
                     GPKGQIHLEGYPTPLFFAQVRDMVAYLKSPERDAAITAVYVSDMSVAPSWRQPGISNWI
                     AAADSTFVVGANVAGGMGAREVVPFGDASAAQAFIDTYGGAALTLSDIPDAEVLGPVDL
                     NLALETPS"
     gene            48980..49495
                     /locus_tag="J8_02231"
                     /gene="nosL"
     CDS             49492..50391
                     /locus_tag="J8_02232"
                     /inference="ab initio prediction:Prodigal:002006"
                     /codon_start=1
                     /transl_table=11
                     /product="hypothetical protein"
                     /translation="MTALTRRRFLAISAACACTPVAAAASARWHGSALGAKASLRVEGL
                     TNTEAAPIFDAVTAELTRLENIFSLYRPHSELSRLNTDGHLIAPSPELLKVLSLCSALH
                     DASDGAFDPTIQPLWMALAKGAELSELNRAQRAIGWHKVLVNTDSIRLPDPGFSGLTLN
                     GIAQGEITDRIASLLNGFGLRNILVDMGEISARGTRSDGSDWQVGLAGPKHIVRGRLSL
                     RDRAVATSAPAMMKLAAGHHHILDPKNRMAPQSTVSVSAANAALADGLSTALCVTPNRK
                     VRSVLSHFPDAKLEMLVP"
     gene            49492..50391
                     /locus_tag="J8_02232"
     CDS             complement(50746..52245)
                     /locus_tag="J8_02233"
                     /inference="ab initio prediction:Prodigal:002006"
                     /codon_start=1
                     /transl_table=11
                     /product="hypothetical protein"
                     /translation="MGFHIYAVAIAPVAVWSPRLDKKDISVLAVGMIEDLQRPRVPCLC
                     NLAGMRGKGMERMNFVKAFPIVLLFLPTVAFSAEYEVQPILSAQESVQDVPLATEIYRI
                     DEQVPTDGYMATYRIETQFGQFSASGPGMLQARLVEIRALAALDHIQNDQQFIDAAEDT
                     AGETFENLRQFAKQPKETLKGVPEGVGRFLKRTGRSAKTGLQKLGDVREGNLPGVDPET
                     TSNLPGGSADSQAGPQGSFTENVARASGDVAVNILGFDKQRRRLAKELGVDPYTTNQLL
                     ATRLDEVTWAAFAGGLGVNVLTSLVPGGLVLSSTSRLSDWVWDTAPGDLRVQVEETLLS
                     VGVPRDQVDRFLRHSYYTLSMQAVAADSLKSLDGVQGRADVLPLILSVGSEGQARFLVQ
                     TLDMFRTYHVTKESLSQLRAQGTIIGVGGSGNSVVMAPVDYLSWTETLDAFSANLTEAT
                     EGPIVLFVSDDMSGLATDSLKTRGWTVAETGQITPDAFPLR"
     gene            complement(50746..52245)
                     /locus_tag="J8_02233"
     CDS             complement(52252..53781)
                     /gene="clsC_1"
                     /locus_tag="J8_02234"
                     /EC_number="2.7.8.-"
                     /inference="ab initio prediction:Prodigal:002006"
                     /inference="similar to AA sequence:UniProtKB:P75919"
                     /codon_start=1
                     /transl_table=11
                     /product="Cardiolipin synthase C"
                     /db_xref="COG:COG1502"
                     /translation="MPRKLLWPLLGLIALAACSAGPRDFVQVPSRAVESPSNSRLTTAV
                     RKLGDPRDGRSGVKLISNGEEALAARLVLASQADVTIDAQYYLLHNDLTGQLFALSLLN
                     AADRGVRVRLLLDDMDTSGYDAMTAALDSHENIEIRLFNPFWRDQSLLVAGLTDFKRIN
                     RRMHNKSITVDNTISIVGGRNVGDEYFLAKEEFNYADLDIFVAGPVVNEVSDNFDEYWN
                     SEFAVPARAVIGEPETLGLADARVRLNALVDEALKTPYAAAVKKTAQETFTLKTLRLDW
                     VPAKLYSDPPSKAAGVDNDQPILASKLVPYFQKAESSVDVISAYFVPRKRGVKWLSELE
                     DRGVKVRVVTNSLASNDVAPVYAHYARERRALLDGGVELFELRPDSDRVNQRGVNWGQS
                     RAGLHTKAFTIDERYLFVGSFNWDPRSVNINTEMGVLVDSPDLTRRAVAALDEALKQNT
                     YSVQYDEEKRVTWRSYCEDGAILLNRHEPTGSFFDHIKAGFLAILPIGSQL"
     gene            complement(52252..53781)
                     /locus_tag="J8_02234"
                     /gene="clsC_1"
     CDS             complement(54041..54940)
                     /locus_tag="J8_02235"
                     /inference="ab initio prediction:Prodigal:002006"
                     /codon_start=1
                     /transl_table=11
                     /product="hypothetical protein"
                     /translation="MTNTLIKATAIAAFVTGPAWAEPAAYASPQEALEAMVAALKSPEV
                     GAALAVFGPEAADYLSDGDPVEDKINKLALLSLYKEGYRLVPQDDGSVLIALGDEGWLF
                     PVPIAKTDTSWSFDNDAGREEVRLREIGRNELDVIELMEAYVEIQADFRSQDQDGDGVR
                     EFASQIISTSADQRDGLFWASEDTLLGELFARASAFGFSDGETDFAPEPFSGYYFRILT
                     EQTDAAPGGAMDYIVNGHMVAGHALLAVPAEFGETGVHSFMVSENGVVFEAVLGEDTLE
                     KAAGITGFDPTEEWQPVN"
     gene            complement(54041..54940)
                     /locus_tag="J8_02235"
     CDS             complement(54945..56216)
                     /locus_tag="J8_02236"
                     /inference="ab initio prediction:Prodigal:002006"
                     /codon_start=1
                     /transl_table=11
                     /product="hypothetical protein"
                     /translation="MADIVRWIVSAFLVFTPTLVGAQSEQEGVAEPISETDLLTQAELE
                     NLVAPIALFPDTLLIQILVAATSPMEVVKSDRLLASMDGEEPEVIQAAVEAEEWDESVE
                     VLAVAFPEVIEDMATHIEWTETMGDAMLAQSDEVMVAVQTMRTQAINNGALVSGEEQLV
                     EVTEDETVIIQPADPEVVYVPQYDPQVVYTDSNSNLVGDAIVTGAIAFGTFALIDAIFD
                     DDDDWNDYWGCRNCGGWGGGPIYRNPNIDLDIDGNVNIGNDVNIGNGNINRPDDGWKPD
                     DRKKDQARDKIASKKDPGGKTKLPIDKGDSSADALRSKLSQKSGAPDISRPGSQAKTEA
                     VRKTMKDGGTPKVNRATPNKAVKKPTQKPAVKKPSGTKSHVTKASKPKAVSKPKATHKK
                     SSGQKARSASQRGKASHQKAQRRR"
     gene            complement(54945..56216)
                     /locus_tag="J8_02236"
     CDS             complement(56567..57160)
                     /locus_tag="J8_02237"
                     /inference="ab initio prediction:Prodigal:002006"
                     /codon_start=1
                     /transl_table=11
                     /product="hypothetical protein"
                     /translation="MAPRTNQKNRTREALLEAARDIMAEGTEVTLAKVADRAKTSRATV
                     YRYFSDPGVLALDATLDFEVLPTSRLLEDLADVRSRVQKVAQYYLDFSRDHEAYFRQFL
                     AESLKAALEDARRNIRGARRVAAFGEALEPVRGRMDPSDFEDLKKRLAMTTGMEQFIIL
                     EDILRVDQPEGDRLLSGLVDALLDRYLPQESAPN"
     gene            complement(56567..57160)
                     /locus_tag="J8_02237"
     CDS             57204..57722
                     /locus_tag="J8_02238"
                     /inference="ab initio prediction:Prodigal:002006"
                     /codon_start=1
                     /transl_table=11
                     /product="hypothetical protein"
                     /translation="MYHKLTLILVKGIFNVEQTRPRIYHLFGNLLTFHAFPAETGDKYA
                     IVEIKTAPGAGAPPNHHAGEEESFFVLEGEFEFMVDGQTLGVRAGDFVKVPDGAVHAFT
                     CKGPQAGRLLCINAPGAMHDTFFTEAGEAMPDGTTEIPEPDGPPDIPAIVALADRIGMT
                     ILAPDHAPT"
     gene            57204..57722
                     /locus_tag="J8_02238"
     CDS             57761..58594
                     /gene="adhB"
                     /locus_tag="J8_02239"
                     /EC_number="1.1.5.5"
                     /inference="ab initio prediction:Prodigal:002006"
                     /inference="similar to AA sequence:UniProtKB:Q47945"
                     /codon_start=1
                     /transl_table=11
                     /product="Alcohol dehydrogenase (quinone), cytochrome c
                     subunit"
                     /translation="MKCIGLFLTPILLPLVAMAEPSIERGEYLVRGPAACGNCHTPQGP
                     NGPDMSNEFGGMLVEKNEMMEAWAVNITPGSRIADWSDADLVRAIREGIRPDGSVIGPP
                     MPIGLYRSLSDDDVMSMVMFLRTVPASKNETPFSTYNFPLPPSYGPPVGPVTAPPAGPS
                     VEYGEYLAGPVAHCIECHTTFGPQGPMFDTHLGAGGFAFHGPWGVSIAPNITSHEDGLA
                     QYSDDELKMMIASGVRPDGSRMRPPMGYAHYAQMSSDDLQAIVLYLRTIPALPDP"
     gene            57761..58594
                     /locus_tag="J8_02239"
                     /gene="adhB"
     CDS             58731..59120
                     /locus_tag="J8_02240"
                     /inference="ab initio prediction:Prodigal:002006"
                     /codon_start=1
                     /transl_table=11
                     /product="hypothetical protein"
                     /translation="MPWPPTLERCQGRIVKTMGDGILVEFASPVAALRAGLQIQDSMHA
                     REVGEPKDHRLRFSVGINLGDVVVDGDDVLGDAVNIAARLESLSPVGGICISRQVRDQV
                     NGRMDAEFTSLGLQTVKNIPNPLEV"
     gene            58731..59120
                     /locus_tag="J8_02240"
     CDS             59449..60039
                     /locus_tag="J8_02241"
                     /inference="ab initio prediction:Prodigal:002006"
                     /codon_start=1
                     /transl_table=11
                     /product="hypothetical protein"
                     /translation="MSVCFPAAHRPTAFQPRSFVSAILPFCTRHPEAMTESQPIFEAAI
                     KADPGYALPQALLARQKFLLLRLGVAKDPVATIAHEEKARRLYPYDPLVWAFLTTQAAG
                     LVCRGVESDLEAAEERSREAILANTKVWHPAAIAALSATRRGDHDTAQKLVQRAKETLP
                     VFSTSMIRQSLGKGAQTEPRSSIAAMVEDMRLP"
     gene            59449..60039
                     /locus_tag="J8_02241"
     CDS             complement(60124..61209)
                     /locus_tag="J8_02242"
                     /inference="ab initio prediction:Prodigal:002006"
                     /codon_start=1
                     /transl_table=11
                     /product="hypothetical protein"
                     /translation="MPVQTGYLLIADITGYTGYLTRSELEHANPIIRSLLEAIVIELKD
                     PMKLRGLEGDAVLAYSSGPFPSGETFLNICESLYRAFAERRRNIVQNTTCPCNACRNVA
                     DLDLKILAHHGKFEELSIGPMKDISGADVILVHRMAKTDVKEETGIRSYALFSEDAFQA
                     MGITSDLMQYSAQFEHFGDVPMRVYDLAAAWQKYREIAGPVRVTDEEAVFTTRHILKAP
                     PVVAWEMLTDPALKMRWMMLRDAYREGDVSRTSAGVRLHCIHEAAHFQMLIVDWNPFEY
                     VTDILHNSSIEGLTNLETYELAPVEEGSEIVYRMGRLTDADGKHHPSEESAVIDLFEKF
                     YPVAFGILDEMALEFHRDKQE"
     gene            complement(60124..61209)
                     /locus_tag="J8_02242"
ORIGIN
        1 taggagctac gttttcggcc agtgtgaaag aggtcgccac aggtttagtc gtgttgcgca
       61 gcagcgcata ggccgtgttg atgtccagat cgcgcatgtc tggcacatcc gtggccacgc
      121 aacagcgcgt aaaccagctg acattggaaa gcatgtcttg cagacgcgta aagtcatgca
      181 gatcggccag ggttgatggg cgatacaacc cggtctccaa atccagcgtc tggacggctg
      241 cgccaccagt gccgaaatac acgctatcac cgcctacttc gatcgaccgc accttgtcgc
      301 ggccatgaaa ggtaaatgtc ttggcggccg tctgaatcga ccgctgcacc atggcgcgtg
      361 gaaagaccag cctctctcga tctctcggct gggcaccggc tgcacgcaaa tccgcggcaa
      421 gacggtcggg cacattgccc atgccaagcg tctccagaag acgcaaagct gtctcaaaga
      481 tctggtccaa ttctatcgga gacagaggtt tgaacgcccc gcccctctgg ccgggtggac
      541 aggggtcgat aaccggcctg gccgcgcgct gcgcgtgccg ggcttttcga ccgcttcgct
      601 taccgctttc tgctggcatc gtacctctta ctgcctatct ttcggccagc ctaatcggca
      661 atcacagcca ttcgcaaaag cgaactgcga atatcaatat cctcaatcgc cgtttcgatt
      721 tttccacact gacaacacct ctgttgtcgc gctgcttcgt tcttacgcaa aactggcttt
      781 gtaccaaaag gagcattgcc gatgaagtct cgcaccaaag ctgttgtgat cggcggcggg
      841 atcgccgggt gttcaacact ttaccatttg acacaggaag gatggaccga cgttgttctg
      901 gtcgaacgga atgagctgac atcaggcacg acatggcatt cggctgccca ggtgacgaac
      961 tttggcatga accagacgat ggtagggctt aagtcacact cgatccggct gtacaaggag
     1021 ttggccgaag accccgacta tccgatcaac taccaccacg gcgatggcgg catccgtttg
     1081 gccaataccg aggcgcagat gcagggttat cgccactttg cctcgatggc gcgcgggatg
     1141 gatgtgcatt ttgaggtgat cgatgcgcag gaatgcgcgc ggcggcatcc gctgatctcg
     1201 accgaaaacc tgatcggcgg actttgggac ccgcttgatg gcgatatcga cccggcgcag
     1261 ctgtgtcagg ccttggcccg tcgcgcccga aaagcagggg ccgaggtcta tcgcaacaca
     1321 ccggtcacgg ccctgaccca gcacagcgac gacacgtgga ccgtgcacac agaacatggc
     1381 gacattgact gcgatgttgt ggtcaatgcc tgcggatacc gcgtgaatga ggtcggtgcg
     1441 atgatggggg tgcatcatcc cgtcgcctcg atggagcatc agtattttct gaccgaagag
     1501 atccccgcca tccgtgatgc ggggcaccgc atgcccctgc tgcgctgtcc gatcagcgac
     1561 tattattgtc ggcaggaaaa gaacgggctg ttgctggggt tctatgaaca aaactgcaag
     1621 acgtggggca tggacgggat cgacccgaat ttcgtcaatg cgctctgccc cgatgatctg
     1681 gaccgggtga ccgatgtgtt ggagggcgct tttgcccgca tgccagccct gatggaggct
     1741 ggggttcaca ccgtggtcaa cggcccgatc acctatacca tcgacggcgc gcctctggtc
     1801 gggccgatcc ccggcaagcg caacgcattc tgcatcatcg gcctgcgggc aggtctgggc
     1861 gaaggcggcg gccacggttg gctgttggcg cagcagatcg tgcatggtga ggcatgctat
     1921 gacacatggt gcctcgatcc gcgccggttt accgggcatg cgaatgtgga actgaccgct
     1981 ctgaaagcca ttgaagacta ccagaatgag tttcgctttc acttccccca cgaacaccgc
     2041 cccgccggac gaccggcgaa gacgacgcca ttgacaccgg tgctagcggc cgaaggggct
     2101 gagttcacgg tgatcaacgg atgggaaagg gtggactata tcaagccatc tcctgaattc
     2161 acccacgccc tcagtttcga ttttgacgaa acctttgatc tggtcgccgc cgaggttgcc
     2221 agcgtgcagg ccggcgtcgg gctggccgag gttaacggtt tcaaccgaat tgagatcacc
     2281 ggcgctgacc ggcacaattt cctggatcgg atgctatgcg gcactgtcac gcggaagact
     2341 ggccgggtcg gtttgggcta tcttctgaac caccatggca tgatcaaggc cgaggccaca
     2401 gttgccaacc tgcccgccag tgaccgcggg cccgagaggg tctggtacgg gtcagcagcg
     2461 gccagtgagt tccatgacat ggattggctg acccgccata tccgggccga tgaagacgtg
     2521 cagctgcgaa gcctgaccaa tgaccagact attctgatcc ttgcaggccc taagtcgcgc
     2581 gatgttctgt cgacctgcgc gcggggcgac tggtcagcgc aggccttccc gtggctcagc
     2641 ctgcgcgaat gttatgtcgg gttcgccccg gccaccgtga tggcggttag cttttccggt
     2701 gaactggcct atgaaattca cgtccctaac gcttcgctct atgcagccta tctggcgcta
     2761 cggcaggcgg gtgaagcgca cgggctgaac ctgtttggcg cccgcgcggt tgaatccatg
     2821 cggatggaga aaagctttct gcattggaag gccgatctga tcacagagtt cgatcctttt
     2881 gaaaccggtc tggagcgctt tgtgaaactg gacaaaagcg acttcatcgg ccgtgatgca
     2941 ctgctgaaac aacaatctaa cggcccgcgc aaaaaattag tcgccttgca gcttcaggct
     3001 actgaccggc ctgcgcatcc gggcgcgtca ctgatacaag acggtcaggt cgtcggcact
     3061 gtcacttcgg gcgcatgggg gcatcgggtt ggcctgaacc tcgcacatgc gtttgtgaac
     3121 ccagcgctag ccgaggtcgg aaccgagatc gatctggatt cctgcggaca gatcgtgcgc
     3181 gccacgatca ttccgccatc cccatacgat ccggggtttg accgggtgaa ggcctgattt
     3241 catcctctct ggcgaatttc ccgttgccgt gggtcgaaaa ctttgcttgg ctttgtttcg
     3301 aggaaatcga aacaacgggt attacacgtg tccaaagctc taagcctgcg ctggttggaa
     3361 gtgttccgtc tggtcgccaa gtcggggtcg atccaacagg ctgcgtccga gaccggcttg
     3421 tcgatcagca ctgtctccaa ccacctgcgc agccttgaag ccgcactggg ggttgagctg
     3481 gtcgaccatg gtcggcgacc aatgggcctg accccagctg gtgaggtctt tgcccgctat
     3541 gtgcgcgacg gactgaccgt gctgaaacgg ggtgaagccg aaattcgatc cggtaactgg
     3601 aaacacgcaa ccgatctgcg cctagctctg attgacgatt tcgacaatca gatcgcgccg
     3661 gatttgttcc gctttctggc gcaggcgcta cctcgttgca gttttcgcca ctacactcgc
     3721 cccagtcacg agattctcgc taaccttcag gaacacaaat tggacgccgg ggtggccacg
     3781 cggccgtcgg aacggaccga ggggctgatc gaataccctc tgatgcgcga tccattcatc
     3841 gtgattttac caatgtccta tcagggtgcg cccgaaaacc tgctgaagcc ggacgcggaa
     3901 ttgcccctgc tgcgctattc tcgggactac atgatcggca agcagatcga gattcagcta
     3961 acccgcagca aatacaacct gcccaaccgg ttcgagatgg agtgtaatca ttcaatcatc
     4021 gggctggtcg ccgaaggcag cggctgggca atcacgacgg ccgcatgttt tcaccgggct
     4081 caacggttcc atgacagcgt aaaagcgctt ccgtttccgg gtcggaactt tgtgcggacg
     4141 gtctcactgt tcacgacgga agtgtaccct gaaacaactt cgaaactgat ccagaaggtc
     4201 atgactcaac tgatccgcca acactttacc gagccgatgg cgggaagcca tggctggcta
     4261 aagaacgact tccggacgat ggaaggcgag gcagcctagc ctttcgccgg tgggcccaac
     4321 gactgacgtt cgacaatatg cgtatccagc cttgatccgg ttccgtccga ctgttgttcc
     4381 aacttcgaaa ccagttccat agccgccctg cgccccatct cccgatgcgg gacgtgaacg
     4441 gtcgtcaaag ccggtgagac gatgcgggcc agttcaatgt catcgaaccc ggtgatggac
     4501 acatcgcgcg gcacgttcaa acccatttcc cgggcccgat gcagggcacc aacagccaga
     4561 acatcgtttc cacatagtac tgcggtgggc cgaacgctct gcgacatcaa cctatcgaac
     4621 gccgcggcgc cattttcgat ttcataagat gtttcaatga tcgtcaggtc cgaatgtgaa
     4681 ataccatgcc gggttgccgc ctgttctatt ccttcgatcc gaagtcgcgc ccggtcattg
     4741 ccggaccgaa tgcccgaaat cacgccaatc cgcctgtgac ccagaccgat cacccggtcg
     4801 gccagttcgg ccatggcggc gcggttgtca aatccaaccg acggcaattg tgcgtccggc
     4861 agaaaagacc acgcaatcag ggccgggatt ttgcgtcgct ccagctctgt gtaaatctgc
     4921 ggcgcacgat catgcccgat caacaacaac gcatccgccc cccgcgcgat aagggtgcgg
     4981 atctgctcct cttcaatttc gggtttgtag gccgagcttg agaccagcag tgtatagcca
     5041 tgtgtgtgca gctcttcctg aaaggcctgc agaccccgcg caaaaatcgc gttctccatc
     5101 gtcggaatga tggccccgac ggtcaggctg cgcttcgctg ccatgaccct tgccgcaaag
     5161 ttaggcatgt aacccagcgc atcaacggcc gattgcaccc gttcgcgcgt cgccttgacc
     5221 acccggtcgg gggtattgag acagcgcgaa acggttgcgg tcgaaactcc ggccattttg
     5281 gcgacatcgt ccagtgtcgg tgccgttcga agttttgaca ttcccaatcc tgccatttgt
     5341 ctttgccaat aagtctagac gcaacggccg ccgtaggaaa gcaattatgt aagcgcttgc
     5401 aatttacatg taagcgctta caaatgatgt tgaaccgaat ctcgagaaag cccaagacat
     5461 gttcctgacc gcatccgtta tcgtcttcgt gatctacttt gcgaacgtcg caatgggcgc
     5521 ttttgcgggt ggcgcatttc tcggcgacgt cggagagatg ttggttctgt tcgcggcgtc
     5581 gatcctgttc gttgtcgcaa ttctgaaaaa ggaggctgat cgcaacgcag aacgcgacgg
     5641 ctgacttttt tgcttgggag ggcaaacaat gaacaaggat aaactggaac tggcgtcggc
     5701 cgagcgccgc aatttcctga aactcagtgc cacgggcgca ttcacggcag ccttggtcgc
     5761 cggggccggt ggggtgttgt ggtcgaccga agctgcggct cagactgcca aggaggaaag
     5821 cgagcgcgaa aaggcagccg accacgtgat gaccatcgcc acggcctatg tgctgggcgc
     5881 atcgcgcagc tatccaatca tgcaactgga cctgaaggaa aacatccaga acgctacaaa
     5941 cggcaaggtc tatgtgaaac tggcccccgg cgggcagttg ggagcgggcg gatcgctggt
     6001 gcagaaggtt cagggtggta caattcaggc cgcccagcac tcgctgtcga actttgcacc
     6061 gtttgcctcg accgtagacc tgatcaacat gccttatctg tgcggctcga accagaaatt
     6121 caccaacctc gtgacctcgg atacttggaa gaacgaggtg catcccaagg tcgaggccgc
     6181 cggcttcaag gctctgttct acgttgtgat cgacccgcgc gtggttgcgg tgcgtcaggg
     6241 tggcaatgcg atcatcacgc cgggtgacat gagcggtgtg aagttccgcg ttccgggctc
     6301 gaagatgctg cagcaatatt accgtatggc gggcgcaaac ccgacgccgg ttgcctgggg
     6361 tgagaccccc tcggccatca agcaaggcgt ggcggatgcg ctggacccgt cagtgggcgc
     6421 actgttcgtg ttcggcttca aggatatcct cagccatgtg accttcacgc aggcggtgcc
     6481 ggacagtcag gtctattcct gtaatctgga gtggttcaac tcgatgccgc ctgacgtaca
     6541 ggagggcatc atgtggggtg ccgaaatgac cgcgcatcag aacctggcca aagtgccctc
     6601 ggcccgcgcc tacgccatgg ccgagctgaa caaggcgggg gtcgagttcc actcgctcag
     6661 ttccgatcaa ctggccgaat gggaaagtgt cggcggctat caaaacgccg aatgggatcc
     6721 gtttaagacc gagcttgccg ggtcgatgga cgcgttcgaa aagctggtcg aggccgctgg
     6781 cacgcagggc aaatactacg tccacgacgc ttaacagaca ggcggcgggc gcagcgagtg
     6841 agcccgcgat cttccaaagc ggccggacct gaagcaggcc cgccacagaa ggctatggcc
     6901 cggttgctct tttgccgagg gaacagatga ccctacttca aaacatagac cgcaacgccg
     6961 agcgctggct gctgctggtg ttctacgtga tgctggtcat caccatggcc atcgaggttc
     7021 ttcggcgtga gattttcgct ttctcgtcga tctggggcga agagatcgtc cgctattctt
     7081 tcatctacct tgcctggatc ggagcagcag cagccgtaaa ggaacgcgcc catatccgca
     7141 tcgacgtgat catgcactac ctcgggccgc gtcccaaggc gctgctgtat atctttggcg
     7201 atctggttat gttcggcgtg gcggtcatcg cgctctactg gtcgtatgag gcggtgcatg
     7261 tttcggccaa gttcgggtcg gtgacggacg ggctgcgggt atcgaaggtg tggttcctga
     7321 tggccgtacc taccggtttt gggttgatga tctggcggct gatccagtcg ctgatgcgcg
     7381 acattaaatg cctgagggac ggcacgcccg tctttgaagg cgacaagctg tttgactgag
     7441 gggacacgta atgctttggg gttctcttaa tcaaaccgtt gaacttgggt gggatttcta
     7501 cctacctgtg atcctgttcg ttggtctgat tgccttggct gtgcccgtct gggcggccat
     7561 cggcactgcc gccatcgtga tgctggtcat gtccggcgac ctgccgttga gccttgtggg
     7621 cgaaagtctg ttcactggca tcgacgcctt tgctctgacc gccgtaccgc tgttcatcct
     7681 aaccggggac gtgctggtac gcacggggtt gtcgcgaaag tttctggacg tggccgaggc
     7741 gttgacttgc ttcgccaagg gtggttttgg ctcggccact gttctggtct gcggcatgtt
     7801 cgcggcgatc tcgggctcgg acgcggcggg cgctgctgcg gtgggccgaa tgacgatcaa
     7861 tcggctggtc gaaagcggtt atccccgccc ctatgcctgt gcgctggtcg cggctggggc
     7921 ctgtaccggc atcctgatcc cgccctcgat cgcctatatc atcatcggtc ttgtgctggg
     7981 tatttcggcc tcgaccctgt ttctggccgc cctcatcccc ggattggcca ttcttgtctc
     8041 gatccttgta accaacatca tcatgaaccg catctacgcc tatgagggcg gcggcatgat
     8101 gaccatgggt gaatggctgg ccaatctggg caaggcgctg aaatccggct ggtacgcgtt
     8161 cattgtgccg gggatcatct tctacggcat cttctcgggc cgcctgacgc ccaccgaggc
     8221 cggtgcgacc gctgtcgtcg tcaccataat catgggcttc atcctgcgga cgctgacgtt
     8281 ggctgatttc ccgtcgatgc tggtcagttc cgccaaggtg aacggggtga tcctgccgat
     8341 catcgccttc tcagctccac tggccgaggc actggcgatc atgggcgtac cgcaggggtt
     8401 cgtgacggcc gtcacctcgc tgaccgatga cccctatctg ctgatcctgc tgatgatcgg
     8461 tatcctcatc gcggcaggct gcgtgatgga gacgacgccg aatatcgtga tcctcgcccc
     8521 gatcctgaaa cctctggcag acaatatcgg gatgaacgag attcagttct gcatcatgat
     8581 gatcaccgca ttgggcgtgg gctttatcac cccgccgttg ggtctgaacc tgttcgttgt
     8641 ttccgggata accggagaat caattctaaa aatcgcggcg cgcgccgtgc cctttgtttt
     8701 gaccatgctg atcgtggtaa tcctgatcgc ctatgtaccg gcggtgtcga cgacattgct
     8761 tcctgccatc taccaatagg acctgctgac catgccccgt gactatctga aaaaggcgac
     8821 attgacggcg caatctcatg cgtccgaagt gcacgacacg gtcaagacga tccttgccga
     8881 aatcgaggcg ggtggtgatg ccaaggcgct ggaatacgcc gccaagttcg acaagttcga
     8941 aggcaatgtg ctgatgacac cggccgagat tgacgccgcc attgcattgg tgcccgagaa
     9001 gctgaaggcc gacatccgct tcgcccatga caacgtgcgc cgatttgccg aggcccagaa
     9061 agcgaccgtg tcggacgtcg aggttgagat cgtaccaggc gtgaccgcag gccaaaaggc
     9121 gatcccggtg gacgcggcag gctgctacgt ccccggcggg cgctacagcc acatcgccag
     9181 cgcaatcatg accgtgacca cagccaaggt ggctggatgt cgtcatatca ctgcttgttc
     9241 gcccccgcgt cccggtgaag gtgtggcccc agccattgtc tatgccgccc atatctgcgg
     9301 tgccgatagc atcttggcca tgggcggggt acagggcgtg gccgcgatga cctatggcct
     9361 gttcggcctg ccgcgcgcga atatccttgt gggcccgggc aatcagttcg tagccgaggc
     9421 caagcgcatc ctctatggca aggtcggcat cgacatgatc gcagggccga cagacagtct
     9481 gatccttgcc gacagcagcg ccgacgcgca tgtggtggca accgatttgg tcagtcaggc
     9541 cgagcacggc tacaactcac ccgtttggct ggtgacggat gaccgggctt tggcggaaaa
     9601 ggtgatggag ctggtgcccg ccctgatcga agacctaccc gagttgaacc gcgagaatgc
     9661 ctcggccgcg tggcgcgact atgccgaggt gatcctgtgc ggcgaccgag aggaaatggc
     9721 cgcctgttcc gactcttacg cgcccgaaca cctgaccgta caggccgagg atctggagtg
     9781 gtggctggat cggctgactt gctacggctc gctgtttttg ggtgaggaaa cgacagtgtc
     9841 ctatggcgac aaggccaccg gcaccaatca cgtcctgccg acttccggcg cggccagcta
     9901 taccggcggg ctgagcgttc acaaatatat gaagatcgtc acatggcagc gggcgacccg
     9961 cgaagggtcg aagcccatcg ccattgcgac tgcgcggatt tcaagactgg aaggcatgga
    10021 aggccacgcc cgcgctgccg atgttcggct ggcgaaatac ttccccgatg aacagttcga
    10081 cctgtccgca gatggatgac ccgcgcgcgc tttttgacct gaccggtcgg gttgcgtgtg
    10141 tcaccggcgc cagttccggc cttgggcggc aagcggccaa ggttctggca gccgccggag
    10201 caagggtcgt ggctgtagcc cgtcgacacg atgctttggc cgggctggtc gccgagattg
    10261 gtaacagcgc ggccatggtc gccgccgaca tcgcggatag ggaccagatc gaagcggtgg
    10321 cgcaagatat ctcgaaccct ttcggaccgc cggatattct gattcacgcc gctggaatca
    10381 acacccgcga agcggcagat gacgtgaccg gccagggttg ggatgcaacg ctggccctga
    10441 atctgagtgc accgtttttc ctgagccaag cgctggtgcc tgccatgaaa gacaagggct
    10501 ggggccgcat cgtcacgttt gcatccctgc aaaccacccg cgcctttccc ggcggtatcg
    10561 cgtatggcgc gaccaaggcc gggatcggcc agttgacccg cgccatggcc gaggcctggt
    10621 cgccccacgg tatcaccgcc aacgccatcg ggccggggtt ttttccgacc gaattgacac
    10681 aagccgtgtt cgacgacgcc aaacgggccg agcgcaacgc cgcccagacc tgtatcgggc
    10741 gcaacggacg gatggaggat atcaacgggc cgatcctttt cttatgctca aaggcctcgg
    10801 actatgtcac agggcaggtc ctgatggttg acggggggtt caccgcaaaa tgaaagcact
    10861 ggtgtatgaa ggcgtggaac atgtggccta tcgggatatg cccgacgcgg cgccgcagga
    10921 tgccgaacat ctgatccggg tcgaggcggc ggggatctgc ggctcggaca tgcacgccta
    10981 tctggggcac gatgcgcgac gtcctgcgcc gctgatcctt gggcacgaag ctgccggggt
    11041 aatcgtgggc ggcccacgcg atggggacag ggtgactatc aaccctctgg tccactgcgg
    11101 cacctgcacg gcctgccaat cgggccgggt caatatctgc cccaaccgcc agatcatctc
    11161 gatgccgccc cgcgaagggg cctttgcgca atacgtcgcc atgccggacc gcaatctggt
    11221 gacggtgcct gacgacgtgc cgctggccaa agcagcattg gccgaaccgc tggcagtaag
    11281 ctggcacacg gcccggctag ggctggaggc gctgcatccc gcgatggatc ggcgcgcctt
    11341 ggtcatcggc ggtggcgcca tcgggttggc cgcagcgctg gcgctgaagg caatgggtgt
    11401 cagcgatgtc accatcacgg aacccaacga cgccagacgc acctatgtgg cgagtatttg
    11461 ccccttcaac ctgcgagctg aaacaaccga gacgttccca ctggtcatcg acgcggtagg
    11521 cttcgcagcg acgcgccagg ctgcctcggc cctagtcgaa ccggggggtg tgatcgctca
    11581 tgtcggcctg ggcgacgggg gcgacgggtt ggacatacgc cgtatgacct tgcaggaaat
    11641 cacatttatc ggcacctata cctatacggt cgaggatttc cgccaaaccg caagtgccat
    11701 ttttgatggc aggctgggcg cactggactg gatcgaaatg cggcccctgt ccgaaggtgc
    11761 cgatgcgttc cgtcagttgc gcaacggatc ggtggccgtg cccaagatca tcctcacgcc
    11821 gtgggattag gcccggcaga aacggaggca ttcatgtatc agaaaattct tgtgcccatg
    11881 gcgctggatc acgacatttc accccacaca ctgcaggtgg cccgcgcatt ggccgccgat
    11941 gactgcgaga tcgtggcctt gcatgtctat gagatgccgc agggttcggt cagtgcgtat
    12001 ctggacaagg atgtggtaga tgaaggcttt cgcgccgcgc tgaatttgct gcgcgacaag
    12061 gtctcggggc tcgagggcgt gaggccggaa atcatcaaag gccacaccgc gcgtaccatc
    12121 attgatttcg ccaatgaaca cagctttgac tgcattgtca tcggatcgca caaaccgggg
    12181 cttagcgact atttccttgg ctcaacggcg tcacgtgtcg tgcgccatgc aggctgtgca
    12241 gtgcatgtgc atcgccgaac ctaaacagct catcgcgctg gcaaagcgcc caatacagga
    12301 cggacacaca agatatgaac atagataaga agatcacgga tgacctggtg gccaacgata
    12361 tctcgttcgt caccaccgtt ccgtgcaagc aactggccgg agttattgcc gagattgacg
    12421 cccatgacag catctaccac atcccttcta acaaggaaga tgagggcatg ggcctgtgcg
    12481 cgggcgcatg gatgggtggc aagcgtcctg cgatcatcat gcagaacacc gcgatcgggg
    12541 taacgatcaa tacgctggcc acgctaatcc agtactaccg gatgcccttg cccatgctga
    12601 tctcgtaccg gggcgagctg cgcgaaccca tcgcctgtca ggtggaaatg gccgtgcaca
    12661 ccaaggcgct gctggcacag ttgaatatcc cgacctatca ctttcacaat caggcggatg
    12721 tcgaggaact ggatgcgatc ctgaaataca ccttcatgtg caacaaaccg gtcgccattc
    12781 tgaccgacgc caatttctgg ggaggctacg gcgaccaatg atccgttctg acgttttgaa
    12841 agaaatcgct ccgatcctgc gtgatcagct tgtggtctgc aatatcggta ttcccagtca
    12901 ggaattgcac gccatcgacg atcaacccag caatttctac atgctgggga caatgggtct
    12961 ggcctcaagc atcggcctgg gcctggcgtt gtcgcagccc aaaccggtga tagtcatcga
    13021 cggtgatggc tcggtcctga ccaatctggg cactttgccg accatcgcca acaacgtagc
    13081 cgacaattac atcctgctaa tcgtcgacaa cggctcttac ggctcgaccg gcgatcaacc
    13141 gacctacgcg ggacagaaaa cctcgctgac gaaaatggcc gaggcggcag gctgcgagcg
    13201 cgtgatcgag tgtcaggccg aagacaccgg ccgggtgctg caagaggcgc tggatgccaa
    13261 acagatgacc atcatcgtgt gtaaatgcga aagcggaaac gccaagatgc cgccgatcac
    13321 gatggaccca gtcgtcatcc gcgaccgctt tatgaaagcc gtgatggcct gatgctagcc
    13381 accatccaca gtgccgaaga tgcccgtcgt ctggcgcggc ggcgtcttcc gtggatggtg
    13441 ttcgactaca tagatggcgc agccggtacc ggacaaggtg cgatacgcaa tcgcgcggca
    13501 ctggacgcca tgaccctgtg tccacgggta ttgcgagatg tcagcgagcg gacgttggaa
    13561 acgcgacttt ttggcaagcc cgcgcagcgc ccctttggca ttgcaccgat gggcatgtgc
    13621 aacctgtccg cgcccggtgc cgatctgatg ctggcacggt tggcggcgcg ttatgccata
    13681 cctctgggtg tatcgaccgt cgcctcgacc cctatggaga agctgatcga gattgccgaa
    13741 gggcacgcct ggtttcagct ttattttagc ggagacggcg cgggaacgtt caagctggtc
    13801 gatcgcgcaa aatcagccgg gtacaagacc cttgtgctga ccgtcgatgt ccccgaagtg
    13861 ggtcgccgac cgcgcgaact gcgccacggg ttcaagatgc ccttccgcat cggtccacag
    13921 cagtttctgg actttgcgat gcatcctcgc tggtccttgg ccacattgcg gtcgggaaag
    13981 cctcagatgg ccaatttcct gatggaaggt tacgagttcg accgtaccga aagccgggcc
    14041 aaagccacgt gggaaacgct ggcccgcctg cgtgaccaat gggacggaaa cttggtgctg
    14101 aagggtattt tacaccccga agacacgctg gcggcaaaat ccgccggagc cgatgcggtt
    14161 caggtgtcca gccacggcgc acgacagttg gacagcgccc cagccgcctt tgacgccttg
    14221 cgcctgatac gagatgccgt tgggccggaa tttccgctgt tttacgacag cgggctacgc
    14281 tcgggtgaag acgcagtcaa ggctatgatt tccggcgcca attttgtgtt cttcggccgg
    14341 gtcatgcaat acgcaatcgc cgccgctggc gaggctgggc tgcatcagct ctgggacgtc
    14401 ttgagcgatg aattcagcat cacaatggct cagatcgggg ccacttccat cgacgatcta
    14461 aacccctgac catttggctg aactcttctg cccaggcttt ttgaccacca atttctaggt
    14521 tggcttcgtg ggttcggtca tcagatgtgc agcggactgg ttgaacaggg tggcgtgttg
    14581 cttggccgtg gccttgcccg agaactgagc gtccttgtgc aggttgatcg cgtcgatcac
    14641 cgccgggcgc gctttgatac gctgacgcca agcggccaca ttggggaatc cgtccagtga
    14701 aacccccaag ggtttcgcaa taaaggccca agggaaacac atcatgtcca cgatggaata
    14761 gcgatccagc atataatccc gaccctccag ccaggtttcc atcaccgcca gcgcgcgctc
    14821 gaattcgcct ttgtagcgtt tatgggcata gggctgatct tcggggctgt aattcacgaa
    14881 gtgactcagc tgcccaccca tcgggccttg gttggcggcc tgccagaaca accactcgtt
    14941 aaaggctatc cgttcggccg gggtttgcgg cccgaactgt cccgtccgct cagccagata
    15001 gagcagaatt gcgccgctct cgaatacggt ttgcggccca tcaggcgcgt cgtgatcgac
    15061 aattgcgggc attttcgcgt tggggctgat ggcgcggaag gcaggcgtga actggtctcc
    15121 ggcgcgcaga ttcattagga cggtgcgatg ctccaacccc gtttcgccca gcatgatcgc
    15181 cactttccaa ccattcggag taggagaata gtaaaagtcg atcatgaggc gtctcctgac
    15241 tgcgcctccg cgcgcactgc gtctgtatgt tcgcccagct ctggcgccgg gcgcagatcg
    15301 gttgcgggcg tgccgtgaaa tacggcggca gggcgggttt gacgcaatcg gcccgccgcg
    15361 ggatggtcat attccacgat catcccgttg gcgtgcaatt gtggatgttg gcgcatctct
    15421 tgccgggtca gaacaggtgc acagggcacc ccggcctttt ccagttcggc caacagggtg
    15481 tcacggtcga tttcctgcac gatagtctgg gtcagctcca gccgggcatg gcggttgatg
    15541 tcgcgcaatt cgggggtctt gaaccgttca tcttccagaa catcgaggcg acccgtggcg
    15601 tgggccagcg cctcccaatg cttgttgagc atgaccgaga tgctgagata cccacccttc
    15661 accttgtaga tcaggtcgtg gaaagactgg ctttcctctt tctccatctc atcgccaaca
    15721 aatgtgtggc cgttcatatc cgaggcccaa aggaaagctg tcaccgtgtc cagcatcgac
    15781 agggtcactt tctgcccctg ccccgtgcgt tcgcgtgcga acaacgcagc ggtgaccgcc
    15841 tggctcgctt gcaccgccgt caacttgtcg ggcagaatgg tgcgcaccag acgcgggcgt
    15901 tcctcgtccg aaccggcctg taccgtggtc aaggccgaca aagcctgaat cagcgggtca
    15961 tataccggtt tattcgccaa gggaccgtcg aacccgaagc ccgaaatcga catatagacc
    16021 agacgcggat tcagagcgct taacacctca tagctcaggc ccaaacgatc cacgacaccg
    16081 gggcggaaat tctggatgaa cacatctgcg gttttgacca gagacttgat catctcgata
    16141 tcgtcagggt tcttcagatc cgccactacc gagcgcttgt tgcggttgtt attgaggtat
    16201 gaggccgaat gcccaccccg ccgcgtggcc acatggcggg taaaatcgcc ttcggcgcgc
    16261 tcgatcttga tgacatctgc gccctgatcc gcaaggatca tcgtgctcat cgggcccgag
    16321 accacagccg tcagatccac cacccggacg cccgacagcg gcccgttgcg ccgaaggttt
    16381 tcgctttgtg tcatctccag atccttttga tccccgtgcc gatgctaact ccggcaccgg
    16441 ccagaacgta gagcaaaaag ctggggtgtc gtcgtccaat atgcaagcac ccgctgcatt
    16501 tgcaccagtt ttgtggacta aatactcacc tatgaggccg ttttctgaaa acgccttggc
    16561 aactcatcat gttacaagcc tcaggcgttc ttcgggcatc cctgcgcagc gcttcatctg
    16621 ttgcgttcgc gctgcaaatg tcttgacggc cgctgcacta gacaaagcct tttacctgta
    16681 ggaacctgta gccaaacaga aaacagggag acatttgatg aaactgcttt ccagcacagc
    16741 tttggctttg atggtctctg cgacggtggc gtatgccgca ggcggtggtg cctgtgccat
    16801 ggacaaaaca cttgtggaag gaacgctgac catcgccact gggaacccgg cctattatcc
    16861 ttgggtgatg gatgacgcgc ccgaaagcgg tcaggggttc gaagcggctg ttgcttatgc
    16921 catcgctgat aaaatgggtt tcagctcgga tgatgtcacc tgggtccgca ccagcttcga
    16981 tgaggcgatt caacctggcg cgaagaactt tgacttcaac atgcagcaat actcgatcac
    17041 cgccgagcgc gaggaaatgg tcgatttcag cctgccatac tacgcctcgg ccatggcggt
    17101 tctgacaact caaaatgtgg tcgacaacgg cgcccaagca acattggaca gcctcaaggg
    17161 tttgaaatgg ggtgccgtgg ccaccacgac tgcgctgccg atcctcaatg acctgatcca
    17221 acctgccagc gatccgctgc tttacaatga caatgccgat gtgaatgccg ccattatggc
    17281 gggccagatc gacgccgcac tgtatgatct gcccacggca ctttatctgt cggccgtggt
    17341 ggtggaaggc ggcgcgctct tgggtcagtt cccgccggac aagtcggaaa accccgatca
    17401 gttcggactt ctgatggagg aagggaaccc gttgaaggaa tgcgtcgacg cggcgatatc
    17461 tgaactaacg gaaagcggcg agcttgccgc catcgaggcc caatggctgg ccgaggccac
    17521 gggtgttccg gtcatcgaat aaatgagcga aacatcggtg cagaacaagg cgaccgagcg
    17581 ctctggctcg gcgcccacgc ggcgtgaggt ctatgaggcc gggattcggc ggcgctcgaa
    17641 ccgaatcgcg ttgacttcaa cggctatcgt ggtgctggcc attgtggtgc tagtgccgct
    17701 tgcccccggc tgggatgctg tacagcgcgc ctttttcaac ggtcgggtct ttgcggcgac
    17761 gtttccgggc ctgctcgagg cctttctgct gaacgtgatg atttttgcgt ggtccgcgcc
    17821 gcttattgcc atcaccggcc ttgccattgc gctgtgtcgt gacactcgcg cgccggcgct
    17881 gtttccgctt cggctgttcg ggattgcgta tacggatatc ttccgtggcc tgccggtggt
    17941 tctcgtcatc tatatcattg gcttcggggt gcccggcctt ggcctaccga gaccctggaa
    18001 cagcccctat atctggggca ccttggcgct ggtgctggtc tactcggctt atgtggctga
    18061 agttatccgt tccggcatcg actcgatcca tcagtcacaa cgatccgccg cagcctcctt
    18121 gggtctgagc gatcaggaca ccatgcgttt tgtggtcttg ccgcaggcta tccgcaacgt
    18181 tgttcctgcc aatatgaacc tcttcattgc cttgcagaag gacgtggcgc ttttgtcttt
    18241 catcggtccg gtcgagattt ttcgtcaggc cggggtctac aagtcgcttt acgcgaattt
    18301 tacgccctat gtcggtgccg cgctcatctt cctagccctg accatccctg ccacacgata
    18361 tgcagattat ctgatgaaca agcagaaccg ggcgcgcaca tgacgacgaa actatccttg
    18421 cgaggggtac gcaaacggtt tggcgatcac gaagtctgca aaggcattga tctggacgtg
    18481 gccgagggcg agatggtctg tctgatcggg gcgtccgggt ctggcaagtc gacgctcttg
    18541 cgctgcatga acctgctgga accgattgac gatggcgcga tttggctgga cggcgcggac
    18601 atatccgagc cggggctgga cccacagcct gtgcgccagc aaatcggcat tgtatttcaa
    18661 agctacaacc tctttcccca catgaccgca gccgagaacg tgatgctggc cccgcgtcgt
    18721 gtacgtggtt tgagccggca agacctgctt ccaagggtaa cgcagctttt tgcccgcttc
    18781 gggttgggcg aacggatggg gcactatcca gatcagcttt caggtggcca acagcaacgg
    18841 gtggcgatca tccgagcgtt ggcgatggag ccccagatca tgctctttga cgagataaca
    18901 agcgcgcttg atcccgaact tgtgggcgag gtgctggatg tgctgcgcga tctgcgacag
    18961 cagggcatga ccatggtgct ggcaacccat gagatgggtt ttgctcgaga actggctgac
    19021 aaggtctgct ttctggatgc aggtcgtatt ctggaacaag gcccgcccga ggtacttttt
    19081 gctgcgccgc aagaagaacg caccaaggcc tttcttgcgc gggtcctctg accatattgg
    19141 tcccgcccag tgggcgtccg caacatcctg tgctgcatcg tttccacctt taatgttgcg
    19201 cgcaggcatc ttgttatggg ttgatcaaag caacttggta cttgtcgaga atttccgcca
    19261 gttcagcacc gtaagagaac aggggttcgc tgcggactga tcggactttg gtcatcccac
    19321 gttcaaatac tgccacatta gactgttcat tcaggcggga tgaaaaaatg atcccgtcgg
    19381 gctgatcttt atgttcatga atggccagtg accaaatctg tcccaattca tgagactgtg
    19441 cccggaccgc atctgtcggg atccgataag acagggtgcc tgacccacgg aggtccaaaa
    19501 gtttcaaagg ttctgtggtg gcgatttgaa ctatcgacca tccttgcaga tactttcgag
    19561 agatggggat accttccttg ccggcgccca gcccgctgtc gcgtatgatg gcttctaaaa
    19621 cgcaagtttc gacactcgtc ccgaaataaa cagtcgcgta cgtatcggca gtgccgctac
    19681 caatcctggg atctgagaaa cggcttggag cggggcgaaa ccccaacggg tttggatatc
    19741 gtgtctgaaa cgcgcgaaaa tgcggcgcct ggtcaaggtc aacaagattg agatcgcgcg
    19801 cgtggaatgc ctcggtcggc aggaattcat caggaaacag actgtctggc attaagttgt
    19861 gctaccgcca agtacaccat ctatatgcgc cagaactttt gaggcttctc cacggcgaag
    19921 tttttcgtag acgggctctc cttgcgcatc cggaaaagtt tcggtcagca tccgataggc
    19981 cgtccaggcg tcaccgtcca aacgatcaat gacctcgctt agtccctcaa ttgtttctcc
    20041 ggtcggcaag atttgccact cgggatattt gagcgtcttc ggccccccgc gcaaagcaag
    20101 aagctgtccc gatttgcggc gcttgtcgat tgcttggcgt gtaacaccaa tgagatctgc
    20161 caattgaggt gtggtcagca tctcatcacc agcaagcaca gctttgctcg cggcaacgcc
    20221 gcgtcgttca gcggcgcgca gtgccttctc aagcgggcta ttgaccacgg aacctgtcga
    20281 ctttgaaact tcgacaaact ttgccaaagt atatgatttt tcgcgccgac cgcctcgggc
    20341 gtgtttaccc ttcgaaccct tcttgacacc tgccgtaagc gtctttgcgg cggggatatc
    20401 ggtatgaatc ctgacacttc cctgaacata ctcaacgtta ctgacggcat gctccacgcc
    20461 atagaaggcc ttttgcgtac tagggttgcc tgtctgcgga atgctcggct cggaactatg
    20521 aacaaaggcc acaacctcct cttcgcccag gttggacaac atggtcctca aagcggcccc
    20581 gagatcggca tcacttgcat tcatatcgaa cgatgacacc tcaaccccac cgggcatcgc
    20641 ggcggaagtt cctgttttca tgtttgtttt tcgggtcata tcggaaaccg tttttgtgaa
    20701 agcgtgagaa gcgatcagtc cgcactagac ttcaacggac actgctacgc tctgccaata
    20761 tggtatcaat tgaccatttt gtcaacttga gcaacctagt caactttgcc aacctaacta
    20821 aagcacacgg aagaatccca gtatgaaact gacaactcgc tgaaatgaat tatgaaatgc
    20881 ctcaaatacg ccacctcagc ggacgattga gtgcacctta gctaccacga tttcccacta
    20941 ggagattcat cttcaacata gctacggagc gcgtcgatat ccgaaatctc ggcatggttt
    21001 cgattgatat tcacaccaac tgttttgagc ctggaaaacg ctcggcttag gctttcgggt
    21061 ttcattccca aacgaccggc aataagcatc ttgtcgtaag gtagcgacac gtcgcaacga
    21121 ccttcgtcgc tgtcgcaaag gttcaacaaa aactcggcga cccgctgagc gcccgtttgc
    21181 gccttgagct gctctagttg agcgaccaac gaatgcaaat gggtaaacgt ggacgccagg
    21241 attgatattc ctatttcggg gtcctctttc atcaacgaga tcaggatcgg gctggggata
    21301 tgcatcaatt cgcaagccga taccgcttcg gctgataccg gatacggtac gtttcgcagg
    21361 gccacagcct cgccaaaact gtcgccgcgc ttgaaaacac tgacgacagc ttctgcgccg
    21421 gtcggtgtaa tgcgaaacag tttaatccac cccgccagta caacgtgaac agccttcgca
    21481 gtttcttcct gaaggaaaat tgtctcgcca cgatcatatt gccgccatat cgcatggctc
    21541 aacagcgtct cgacgtgctg atccggcaaa ctgcgcagca aaatcgactg acgtgcgatc
    21601 gctttttgtg cttcatgagg caagaatact ctcccggtgt cttttaagcc gccgaaaaac
    21661 caccgtccgg gcagactgtc tttaagttat gtcaaacccg cagcgttcgc atcaatcttt
    21721 tgatgccgag tcaacttgac aatagtcatg tcgaaagctg cacgcctggc ttacccttgg
    21781 tgcaacgcca gcaatccggg ggagcacgaa atggactacg agcgattttt tacccagcgc
    21841 cttaatgccc ttcgggacga aggaaactat cgtgtattca tagacctgca acgacgctgc
    21901 gggttttttc ccaatgcaag gcaaaccgat ggcaccgcag aacgagatgt gcgcatctgg
    21961 tgttccaacg actatctggg catgggtcag caccccgctg tcattgccgc catgcatgac
    22021 gcgctggatc gctgcggcgc aggtgcgggc ggcacgcgca atatttcggg caccacccat
    22081 gaccacgtgc tgcttgaggc tgaactggcc gacttgcatg gcaaagaggc cgcgctgctg
    22141 ttcacctcgg gctatgtgtc gaactgggcg gcgttgggga cgctggcggc aaaaattcca
    22201 gacctgatcg ttttctctga tgcgctgaac catgcctcga tgatcgaagg catccgccac
    22261 tcacgggcac agaaggtgat ctgggcccat aacgaccttg cagatcttga ggccaagctg
    22321 gccgcagccg accccgacgc gcccaagatg atcgcctttg aatcggtcta ttccatggat
    22381 ggcgatatcg cgcccatcgc tgagatttgc gatctggccg ataaatacgg cgcgatgacc
    22441 tatttggacg aggttcacgc tgtcggcctg tatggccccc gcggcggcgg gattgccgaa
    22501 cgcgaagggc tgatggatcg cctgaccgtg atcgagggca cgctgggcaa ggcgtttggc
    22561 gtggtgggcg gctatatcgc ggcctcagct gcgctttgtg atttcgtgcg cagctttgcc
    22621 agcgggttca tctttaccac agcgctgcca ccttctgttg cggcaggcgc tgcggcctcg
    22681 atccgacatc tgaaacagtc gaacgtagag cgcgacctgc aaaaagcccg cgtggcgcag
    22741 gtgcgcgcgc ggctagatgc ccaaggcatt ccacatctgc ccaaccccag ccatatcatc
    22801 ccggtcatgg tgggcgatcc tgtgaagtgc aaattcatct cggacacact gctggaggag
    22861 ttcggcatct atatacagcc gatcaactac cccaccgtcc ccaaaggaac cgagcgtctg
    22921 cggatcacgc cctcgcccgt gcatgacgag gctgatatcg accatctggt gaatgctctg
    22981 tcgatccttt ggcagcgttg ccagatcgcg cggatgccga tggcagctca ataaccaaag
    23041 cggccccccg cttgaaaggc cgtcgcccct tggggtggcg gtttttcaaa tcaggtagag
    23101 gccaaacacc accgctgcaa agcagatcag accaaagctg aagccgcgca accacgcggg
    23161 gctgtgagca aggtcaagat agcgggccag gatgaggcgc gatttgatca gcgccagcaa
    23221 caggatcgcc gcggccagtg ccgatctggg gatgggcaac aagatcagca gggccgacgc
    23281 aacgctcagc gccagcaagg ccacccaagc gcgtgtgagc ggggtcagga gcctccggcg
    23341 gccgtatttg gaacaagaag aaggtgcgga catcgccctt atcccaaaag gtagatgaca
    23401 gggaacagca tgatccagac cagatcgacc atgtgccaga actgggcgcc agcctcgatg
    23461 ttgcggggat ggtcgcgcca ggcgaccagc agaagcacac ccacaccggc cagcacatgc
    23521 gccgcgtgaa agccggtcag caggtagtag aagaggaaga acgggtgggt tgcgaacgtg
    23581 atgccttgcg cggatttgtc cacgtattcg atccccttga tgatcaaaaa gacaactccc
    23641 agaagggccg cgccgatcag gctgaaccgc gcagctttgc gacgcacagc ctgccgccaa
    23701 tgcagtgcca ttgccgccag ataccctgac gtcaccagaa ctgcggtatt cagggcggct
    23761 ccggctcggt gcagatgcga ctgcgcctcg gcaaagcctg tcgggtcggt caggcgcacg
    23821 cccatgaacg cgattaggcc cgcgccgaaa accagcagtt ccgagatgat caatacccac
    23881 atcagcaact cgcccggaag ttcgtcgatc agagagctgt cgctcatgcg ccgaccaatt
    23941 ggcggtagat ctgcggcagc gccatggtca ggcggtgcgg gtcggggatg acggcgaaac
    24001 caccctggcc aaacatgcgc gggaaccagc ttttgccggt tttgtcgatg gtaacgccaa
    24061 aaaccgattg cccggcgcgg cgcgcttcgc gcacggccat actggtgtct tcgatgccgt
    24121 ggcggccttc gtagtggtcc agatcgttgg gtttgccgtc ggtgatgacc aacagcaagc
    24181 ggcgttttcg ggattgcgcc gccagatcgg ccgagcaatg gcggatcgcg gccccaagcc
    24241 tcgtgtagtg acctggacgc agcgaggcga tgcgttgttc gacggtgccg cccattggtt
    24301 catcgaaccg cttgcagcgt tgcacataga cgcgctggcg tttcagcgaa ctgaaggcgt
    24361 ggatggcgaa atcgtcgccg caggcattca ggccccaggc gagtgcggcc aacgcctcgc
    24421 gttcgatgtc gattaccgcg cgaccagtga cagcactttc ggtcgagcgg ctgacatcca
    24481 gcaggatcga gaccgccaga tcgcgtgcct cggggcggga ttgcatccag atacgttcat
    24541 tgccttcgcc gctggcgaag cggtccgttt cagcgcgcac ggcagcttcg atatccaact
    24601 gatcgccatc aagatggccg cgcgtcatga cgcggccggg acgcagggcc tcgaactgac
    24661 gtttgaccgc gcggatgcgg cgggcggtgg cggggtcttt gccaaactcg gcggcgtctt
    24721 cgcggatatc ggcgtcggac agtaggacgt tgacatggtc gggcaggtac tggccggtgc
    24781 gcacgtccca ttccggatag aggatgcggc ccgacaggcg ttcgcggttc acatcctcgg
    24841 gtgccagatc cagatgcagt ttcagcttgg tgggcggggc cttggaaatc tgacccagcc
    24901 cgatctcttc ctgatcatcc gcggcctttt tggcgttatc ggggtcgtca tcgtcgatgc
    24961 gccggttgat gttcaggaac tcggcccagc tgaggatggc ttcgaactta tgcaggatga
    25021 aactgtcact gcggttcgcc tgatccgatt tgcgacggcg agagcggtgg gttttttcgc
    25081 cggattcctc gggttcacct tcagtgtcgg ggttctcgac ctcattgtgt tcggaaaagc
    25141 cgacggtgcg tagctctggc cacaggggca ccgggcgaaa gcgttgatag ccgcgcgggg
    25201 cctcagcctg aaggtccaga taggcgcggg cccggtcgga cagcggatcg ggatcgccaa
    25261 gcatgtttcg gatgatgctt tcaaccgccg cttcggcagg gggcagatcg gggacgctgc
    25321 gtagatgctg caaacccttg cacagctcgg catatagcgg gcgcaggccg ggggcatctt
    25381 ccagggtgtc cctgaccatc tgccgggccg cagccagcgc gcgcagatca gcgcgcagca
    25441 ggtcggtttc gtctgtgcgg gttccggcat gggccgcagc ggcggccagc cagacataaa
    25501 gcgcaccatt ggcctcgcgc agcggataga ccgctagtcg gtcgggcaga cgcagaacct
    25561 ctccgtcgaa cgaggcgcgc ggcatcagtt cggcctcggt cgccagtttg cggcgccagc
    25621 ttagacggtg gcgtgaaatc tcgggtgaga ccgggcgcaa ttcaacgccc gggctacccc
    25681 caagtcctcg aaagaggacg gccagccgcc ccgcgacctc tgagaggtcg accgcggctc
    25741 catcatgcac cttgggtgca tcgaggcggc tggcaagggt gtgccacagt ttcccgatcg
    25801 tttcttcggg ttcccatggc tcaaaatcga tcctgaccat cggccggcct cacccaaaga
    25861 cagccgtgac aagatcgagg agcccgcgtt tgatgtcctc gtcatctgtc agaggttcga
    25921 tcattgcggc aaggatggcg cggtcggtgg acatgccctg tgcgatcagt gtcgcggcat
    25981 agacgaccaa acgggtggag acgccttcct caaggtcctg acccttgagc ccgcgcagct
    26041 tgttcgccag ccggatcagc ggcttgcagc gttccagcga caggccactt tccttggcga
    26101 caacttcggc ctccatttca ggtgacggaa aatcgaactc caacgagata aaccgctgcc
    26161 gggtcgaggg tttcagggtt tttaggatgt tctggtatcc ggggttgtat gatgcgacca
    26221 gcataaaacc gggcgcggcc tcaagctcta cgccggtgcg gtcgatcggc aggatgcgcc
    26281 ggtcgtcggt cagcgggtgc agcacgacgg tgacgtcttt acgggcttcg accacctcat
    26341 cgaggtagca gatcgcgcct tcgcgcaccg cgcgggtcag gggaccgtcg acccagaccg
    26401 tttcaccgcc tttcagcaga tagcggccga tcaagtcggc agcagccaga tcgtcatggc
    26461 aggccacggt ataaagcggg cggccaagcc gagcggccat atggcccaca aaccgggtct
    26521 tgccgcagcc tgtcgggcct ttcagaagaa gcggcaggtc gttgttgtaa gcggcgcaga
    26581 acacatcgca ttcatcgcct tggggcaggt agaagggggc gtttgccgcc ccctcactca
    26641 gtttaatgga gccgtccata tccatcactc cgcaggggtt tcagctgcgc cgggttcaat
    26701 cacctctttc cgggggaccc atagcgagta gatgaacagc agcgcgccaa ggacaacgac
    26761 cacaccagac cccagacgca tccagtagaa gatcgcaatc tggtcctgaa catccatgaa
    26821 gtagtctccg accacccgct gcatgtgtgt ctggacggtg ccaccgaagg tcagcacaaa
    26881 ggtcatgaag accatgcccg aggacatcag ccagaacgat cccatgttca gcacctgatt
    26941 atacggatcg cggtttttca ggatcggcat ggcatagctg aagatcgcca ggttcaggca
    27001 gacataggcg ccatagaagg ccaggtgacc atgggccgcg gtgatctgcg tgccgtgggt
    27061 atagtagttc accccgtgca gcgtatgcag gaagccccag acaccggcac caaagaaggc
    27121 cagcgtcgca cagcccagcg accacagcag agcggccttg ttgggatggt cccggcggcc
    27181 tttccagacc atgacgaagg caaaggccat catcgcaaag aacgggatca cttcgaggct
    27241 tgagaagatc gacccgatcc actgccagta ggcaggcgta ccgatccagt aatagtggtg
    27301 ccctgtgcca aggatgccag agaacagcgc cgcggcgacg atgacataga gccatttctc
    27361 gaccacctca cggtccacgc ctgtcagctt gagcatcaga taggccagga tcgaggccat
    27421 gatcagctcc cacacgcctt caacccacag gtggacgaca taccaccagt attgcttgtc
    27481 gagcgacagg ttgccggggt tataaaaggc aaacaggaac agcagcgcca gaccccacag
    27541 acccaacaaa aggatgttgg tgatcgcggt cttcttaccc ttcagaacgg tcatcgacac
    27601 gttgtaaagg aagatcagcg cggcaacgac gatgccggcc ttgacccatt tgggttgttc
    27661 caggaactcg cgtccctctt tacccagcag ccagttgcct tcgaacaggt tgaacgtata
    27721 ggtcagcacc acgcccagtg ttccgaggat caggatcgcc agttgcgcgt aggccagcgt
    27781 gggcgaatga atttcgcgtt ccgcctcttc ggggatcaga aagtacgccg caccaaagaa
    27841 gccggtaatc aaccagacga ttagggcatt ggtatgcagc atacgcacga tgttgaacgg
    27901 caacagatca gccaggaagt tcggaaacac atagatcaga ccggccagca ggccgccgat
    27961 cacctggatc gcgaacaggc ccattgcgaa tgcgaaatac gcgtaggcca ctttttggga
    28021 ttcatatttc attgttccgg ttcccttctc agcccgcctc gttgggcggc cagtcctgag
    28081 cgtcaatatt gtccgtccag atcaggaagt tcgccagatc gcggatctct tcgtcgctga
    28141 ggttgaaatt gggcatttgc cggcgaccgg gaatgccggt cggctgcgcc tccatccagc
    28201 ccttgaggga ctcaaaggcc gattccgggt cgtccagcac gccccaacgg gtcatgacgt
    28261 tgccgacttc gggggcatag tatgcgccct cgcccaggat cgtatgacag ttgatacagg
    28321 cgtgtttttc ccagacatgt ttgccccgga ccacgctttc atccagcttg gcggtgtttt
    28381 ccgaccgcag gatatacaga tgggaatggg ccgacaaagc cagaaagatg aggataaaga
    28441 acagggaccc gccgtagaat atattgcgag ccatgctctt ggtcatgact tcacgcattg
    28501 cgctctcctt tgcgcagatt agctagtatg ggcagaatgg agattgggca ggcccggctc
    28561 cttaacgaaa gtcaagcctg tgggatttta cgcggatcgg gctgcgcggg cgcccgtcaa
    28621 cgcgggccac atcgcaagca gatacagggc gaaagccgca acccacagcc cgtccgacag
    28681 cagcatcgcc accagatagc ccgcgttcag atcggtgccg atccaacggg tcagcgcggc
    28741 gacggccatc agcccgtagg ccaccaccat cggtcccggc gcgaccaaat cgcgcccact
    28801 gtgacccagt gcggcgcgac tcatgacggc caaggtcata cccccaacac agccgatgcc
    28861 taatacgtgc agcgcggcga cctcattgcc caggccaagc ccggccagac cccataggat
    28921 cagacccagc gccaacatgc ccagccccag atgcagcgcc aaaaggatcg gttggtgcag
    28981 ggtccagcga gtgcgccagc gtgccatgcg cagaacctga accccaccca gcagcagggc
    29041 caacgccgcg gcaacccgac ctatgccgaa gaccaacacg ctcagcggca gggtcagcgc
    29101 caacaccatc cccgccctgt ccaacgccgc gacagatacc ggccactccg cctcgggaac
    29161 agcggcacgt ttcatggcgt tgcgagtaaa agctggcgta atccgtcctc ctaaaatggc
    29221 gatcatcgca cacaaagtca gcaaacctgc gcgcaggccg gtttgcagcg tgttttccgt
    29281 cacccccatc cattccagat gcgttaacag atccgccacc cagatgaaga ccagcaacag
    29341 cagaaaaatc atgttttgcg gcttcggccg ccgcatcagc tgagtcgcga tcttggccgc
    29401 cagtatcggc acaaaggtca gatcaaccgc cgcaaccaga accggtgata tcatccctga
    29461 aaaccacatg gccatccgcc ctgccaacca cattgcggca gccaatgtaa tgaaccgcac
    29521 gcgcgcgtcc gccgctcctg tccagttggg aactgccgtc agaaaaaacc caccaagcgc
    29581 tgcggttgca tagccgaaaa ccatctcatg tgcatgccac attgggggcg tcatcccgta
    29641 gttcggtgcc agatagggca cgcttaacca cagaccccag accaacccga caaataggcc
    29701 gtagagccca gcagacagaa agaaaacgcg aaacccttcc ccaaatacgc gggttatgat
    29761 tgtgggcatg gctgctctcc ttgacggttt tggtcatcct atcaaggcgc tcaaccgcac
    29821 tgcttaacca aagtcaaaac ccggcaaaca tgcccgtaag actcagattt cactgtcgga
    29881 ttttctggct tttttcgcgg ctgacgacaa attgcctcgg cactgttgac tttcgtcaag
    29941 gatcgccggt cgccgatgtc tcaggcttgg acctgcctca ccagcaaacg gagagtgatc
    30001 atgtcacttg gaatcagcta caataaaacc ggtcgcgcct ttggggtcgg tttggcgatg
    30061 ctgctgggca gcgtcgctgc acctgccctg gcagaagagc caaccctgag caaagaagcc
    30121 tttgaatcct cgaaacagct gtactttgaa cgctgcgccg gttgtcacgg cgttttgcgc
    30181 aaaggggcaa caggcaaaag ccttgaacct gtggtcgaga agaaaaatga cgatggcacc
    30241 gtcaccgtat ccggtaccct gaaactgggt caggaacggc ttgagaagat catcgcatgg
    30301 ggtaccgaag gtgggatgaa caacttctcg gacgtcatga ccgaggacga aatccgcgat
    30361 atggcgacct acatccagat ggagccgccc aagccgcccg agatgtcgct ggaacagatg
    30421 atggcgaccc gcaaggtcta cgtggaaccc gaagattacc cgaccgagcc tctgcatggc
    30481 cgcaactggg aaaacttctt tgtcgtcatt gagcgtgacg taggcaaggt ggccgtgatc
    30541 gacggtgata ccaaggaagt gctagcgcat atcccaaccg gctatgccgt gcacgttctg
    30601 aaagcgtccg agcaccataa actggaagaa ccggaaaatc cgggccgctt ctggtacacg
    30661 atgggccggg acggcaagat gaccaagatc gacctgtggc agaaccctga aaacatgctc
    30721 gtggccgaag tcaccattgg gtatgacgcc cgcgacgtgg ctgtttcggg tgacggtaaa
    30781 tacgtcatcg gtggggccta ttggccgccg cactttgcaa tcgtcgatgc cgaaaccatg
    30841 gagccgaaaa aggttgtctc aacgcgcggt gtgaacgtgg acggggatta tgtggaagaa
    30901 agccgtgtgg ccgccatcta caccaccccg aacgagccca catggattgt cgccgtcaag
    30961 gaactcggcc agctctggca ggtggactac accgacctgg acaacctgcg gatcgacaag
    31021 atcgacagcg ccaagttcct gcatgatggg ttcttcgacc caaccggtcg ctacttccag
    31081 atcgccgcaa acgcgtcgaa caaaatggtt gtcgtcgata cccagactca caagctggaa
    31141 gcactgatcg acactgcgcc gctgccgcac cccggccccg gtgcaaactg ggatgacccg
    31201 aattgcggtc ctgttgcagg cacaacccac ctgggtgaag gcacggtcac cgtttggggt
    31261 aacgaccccg aaggtcaccc cgatcaggca tggcagactt gctatgaagt tgaaaccgat
    31321 ggacccggtc tgttcatccg gacccacccg gaatcagact atatctgggc cgaccagacc
    31381 aaacaccccg agcctgaaat tcagcaatcg gtgcaggtca tcgacaaggc caccggtgag
    31441 atcgtgaaaa caatccagat caccgaagag gaaggcaatg tcgccgtcca cttcgagttc
    31501 aaccaggacg gctccgaggt ctgggtttcc aagtggaacc gctcgacctc gaaagagcct
    31561 aacggtgaga tcgtgatctt cgacgccaaa acgctggaag agaaagcgcg cgtgaaaggt
    31621 ctgttcgcgc caactggcaa gttcaacgtc tacaaccggt cgaaccacgt cacctgacgg
    31681 gttcagcacc aaacaccgga aagggcgggc ccctcgcccg ccctttcttc gtttgacttc
    31741 tcatcaaaat ccacaggcct gacacccagg gccagaaaag aaagccataa cggagactgg
    31801 atatgacctc cgaaccggaa aagaaaaaac caatctggcg ccggtatttc ctgtggggaa
    31861 tgcccgtggc tggaatcgcc gcggcctttg tcggcggcat catcttctgg ggcgggttca
    31921 acaccgccat ggaagcgacc aacaccaagg aattctgcgt ctcgtgccac gagatgcgcg
    31981 atttcgttta cgaagaatac accggaacga tccacgacgt gaaccgttca ggcgtcggcg
    32041 ccgtctgttc cgattgccac gtgccgaagg actggacgca caagatcatc cgcaagatca
    32101 aggcgtctaa agagctgtat ggcaagatgg tcggtaccat caacacgcgc gagaaattcg
    32161 aagccaagcg cgtgcacctg gcgatgaacg agtgggaacg gatgaaggcc acagactcgc
    32221 gcgaatgccg taactgccat gatttcgaat ccatgatgcc cgagttccag aaaccccgcg
    32281 cacggcagca gcacttgaac gcgatgaccg tcggtcagac ttgtatcgac tgccacaagg
    32341 ggattgccca ctcggatgcc cgtgatcggg cggacgagga gtatctggaa gaactcgaag
    32401 ccccgaaccc ggcctttatc cgcgagattc cggccgaata tctggccagt ctggaacgga
    32461 tcgaagccaa agaggccgca gaggccgagg ctgaaaaagc tgcacgtgtt gcgcagcaag
    32521 aggctatcca ggcgcagatc gcggcggctg ttgatgctgc tctggccgaa cagcaagccg
    32581 gcagcgacga aacagcctcg gcaggcggca gcgatgttgg cacgaatatc gactggaatg
    32641 cggtggctgg tgcggacatg aaactgttct accccggcca ggcctcgttc gaatgggtgc
    32701 agaatggtcg atctcatggg ggcgcacggc ctttgaccaa gggcggcgac aaatgcacga
    32761 cctgtcacgc cgccgagctg gacgcgatcg gcaacaagat tgttgccggg ggagagcttg
    32821 aaccgacacc gatccccgga aaacgcggtg tgatcgacgc aaccgtgcag gcggcccatg
    32881 atgatgagaa cctctatatc cgcctgcaat ggccggatgc gggccacagc cctgccccgt
    32941 tcgtggatgg tggcaagatg gaccccgaca accagatcaa ggtggccatg atgatcaccg
    33001 gcaccggtat cgaaatgggc gatcaggtgg gttgctgggc ctcgtgccac gcggacaaca
    33061 cctatatgcc ctttgatccg ggcgccgagg agattgcagc aaatgcggat gtctcgggcc
    33121 gtctggccgc tcaggacaca gtgactaagt atatcagtga aagccggacc gagatcgaca
    33181 ccaaaggccg ccggggcaag cctctgggtg gttgggacaa gctgcacgcg gctgaacaga
    33241 tcgagcaata tctggctgat ggcacctatc tggacctgat gcgcgtctat gccgatggca
    33301 gcgccaccaa cggctatctg ttggaacagc gcgtggtcaa tgacggcgag attgccgcct
    33361 cggccagcat ggacggcgga atgtggacgg tggtctttac ccgtccgctg aactcgggcg
    33421 caccggggga tgtgccactg gaagcaggca aaacctacac cgtcggtttt gcaatccacg
    33481 atgattttgc cgccgcccgg ttccaccacg tgacgctgga taccagcctg gcgctggacg
    33541 acgacagcgc gttcatcaac gtggttaaac agtaaacgac aggggccgga cgatccggcc
    33601 ccttccccaa agaagaggag atttggacga tgaaacccca acaccttctt cccgccctgc
    33661 tgcttctggc tgcgcccgcg tgggcggatg acactgccga actctgcgcc gaagccgaag
    33721 accgctatgt cgagctgttc ggccagccct catccgcggt cgaggatgcc gaggtggtgt
    33781 tgatttacaa atacaccttc tgcccggtcg acctgacggt caaacccggg accacggtgc
    33841 gctgggtcaa tgtggacaag cgcaccagcc attcggtgtt gctgaaagat ggcagcgagc
    33901 ccgaaagcga ccggcttttc cccgaggaat cggttgatct gaccttcctc acccccggcc
    33961 cgcaggacta cctgtgcgga ccgcattggg agacacagaa catgatcgga atgatcaccg
    34021 tcgaaccctg agccgaggca accatgcagg cagaacaaag gagcgcgggc gcaaatcccg
    34081 cgctccttaa ctttagtcaa ggcaagacgg ccgaaaatgc gggaaccttg gggcaagaca
    34141 cgcccggcct gcccagcaac gtcccataca cgcagcgcga ttccgggtcc cgactacatt
    34201 cagatcaagc gagtttgcac atgagcggta aggtttttct gattggcgca ggccccggcg
    34261 accccgagct gatgactctg cgtgcgctgc ggatgctgaa ggaagcggat gtggttgtgt
    34321 acgaccgtct tgtttcggcc gatattttga acctgcacgc ggatggcgcg cggttagttc
    34381 ccgtgggtaa ggcgcccaaa tgccatacgg tgccgcaaga tcggatcaat gaaatcctcg
    34441 tcgacgaagc ccgcgccggt cacacagtcg cgcgccttaa gggcggcgat cccatgatct
    34501 ttggccgtgg ctctgaagag gccgcctata tgatggaccg tggcattcct gtcgaatacg
    34561 cgccagggat tacggcggcg cagggggcat cgtgctccac tggcgtgccg cttacccatc
    34621 gcgggattgc tacgtcggtg caatatgtca cggggcaccg gcaggccgac aaggtgctgg
    34681 atcttgactg gaaacggctg gccgacccgg actcgacatt ggttgtttat atgggcgtcg
    34741 ccaatatcgg ccagatcgcc ataggcctaa tgaccgagaa cctgcccgga tcaaccccgg
    34801 ttctggctgt cggcaaagcg acgaccccga atgagcgccg catggtgtcc cggctggatc
    34861 ggttggcggc ggatgtgcgc gaggctgatc tgaaagcgcc tacgctgttc atcatcggca
    34921 aagtggtttc gctttatgcc gaaaagcctt tggcagagct gttggagcaa gcacatggct
    34981 agtctcgccc atcgccgacc agggtttcgc gacgccgcga cgacccgctg tgcaggctgg
    35041 accgcgcgcg ccgctctgac aaccgccgtg cttgtggcca caaccgcctt tgccgccgac
    35101 acgctggacc ccaacgccct gaaacggctg gtccaccaag attgcggctc gtgccacggg
    35161 ttgtcgctaa aaggtggact tgggcccgat ctccgacctc aaaatcttga acactatgac
    35221 gccgaaattc tgacaggcgt gatccttgac ggcatcccag acaccgcaat gcccccatgg
    35281 cgacccttga tcagtgaaga agaagccgaa tggatcgccc gttacctgtt gcaacaggag
    35341 acccaatgaa acacctcatc ctcacccttg ccgcgcccct cttgatgacc acggcgcagg
    35401 ccgaacccac agccaccgga gatctgggcc ttgtgatcga acgggccaag ggatcggtcc
    35461 tgctggtcga tcaatccgac cgcgccgcgc tggcccggat cgaagggctg ggcgatttgt
    35521 cccatgcctc attggtctat tcgcccgacg aacgctttgc ctatgtgttc gggcgtgacg
    35581 gagggctgac caaagtcgac atcgtcaccc gccagatcgt gaaccgcgtc gtgcaggcgg
    35641 gcaacgccat cggcggcgcg atttcggacg atggcaacct ggtcgccgtc tcaaactatg
    35701 aacccggcgg cgtgcgcgtc ttcgatgcgg atacgctgga catggtcgcc gacatcccca
    35761 ccgacagcaa aaccatcggt ctggtcgacg cgccaggccg ccggttcgtg ttcaccatgt
    35821 gggacacggg cgagacctgg attgccgatt tctccaaggg tgacccggcg atcaccaaga
    35881 tccccaacat gggcaaaaac ccctatgacg cgctgatcac cgccaatggc cgcacctata
    35941 tcaccggcct gtttggcgag gacggtctga ctgcgctgga cttgtgggcc gagacgcccg
    36001 aacccatccg cgtgctgccc aattacggac gcgggcaaga ggaaatgcca gtttacaaga
    36061 tgcctcatct ggaaggttgg gcgctgtcgg gccgcgaatt cgtgctgccc gccgtgggtc
    36121 atcacgaggt actgtggatc gacgccgaca ccctgaccga gaccggtcgc acacagacgc
    36181 acggccaacc ggtttttgcc atggcacgtc ctgacgggcg gcaggtctgg gtgaactttg
    36241 cccacccgct gaacgacacg gttcaggtga tcgacagcgt cagcaaagag atcatccacg
    36301 aattcaaacc aggacccgcc gtgctgcata tggaattcac tccgcgcgga catgaggtct
    36361 ggatcagcgt gcgcgatgcc aacaaggtca tggtctacga cacgcaaagc ttcgagaaac
    36421 tacgcgagat cgaggccgac aacccctccg gcatcttctt caccgcacgt gcgcacaaaa
    36481 cggggctgta gccgatgaaa catatcaccg acccgattga tcgccgcctg ctggatgagt
    36541 ttcaacgcga ttttcctgtc acggaacgtc cgtttcaggt tttggcagat actctgggtc
    36601 tagaagaatc tgaagttctg gatcgtctgg aacggatgcg taaaaccgga cggatcacgc
    36661 gggttggagc gacaattgcg ccgggcgcag tttcggccag caccttggca gccgtcgccg
    36721 tgccagagag ccgtttagaa gaggtggccg cgctgatcga cgcggaacct ggcgtgaacc
    36781 acaactacca gcgcgaggat gcgtggaacc tttggtttgt ggccactggc ccagaccgcg
    36841 cgcatgtaga cgagacgctg gcacggattt cccggcgcac cgggttgcgc gttctggacc
    36901 tgcggttggt acgcccgttc aacgtcgatc tgggcttccg catgtccggc gcggagcgcc
    36961 aagtgcccgg cccgcgccac gttgacggct ccgtcatgct ggatggcgac cgctctgtgt
    37021 tgcaagcgct cagttccggt ttgcctttgg tgaccgaacc ctatgcgttg ctggcgcacg
    37081 cgctgggatg caatcccgcg caggtcatga accgggtcag agttctgcac gcggctggta
    37141 tcatttcccg gctgggcgtc atcgtgcgcc accgcgcact tggctggtcc gccaatgcga
    37201 tggtggtctg gaacatgccc gccgaacggg tcgaagcagc agggcccgca ttggccgccc
    37261 atcccggtgt gaccttgtgc tacgagcgca acccggtcga aggcgtctgg ccctatcgtc
    37321 tttattccat gatccacgca cgttcgcgca ccgaagctct ggacattctg gccggggctt
    37381 cagcgctacc cgaactgtcg ggaaccaagc acaaagttct gttctcaacc cgttgtttca
    37441 aacagaccgg cgcattgatc caagccaaag aggtggccgc atgatgctgg atgacaccga
    37501 ccgcgcgatc ctgaaccgga tgcaggatga cttgccgctg acctcgcacc cctatgcggc
    37561 gatttctgat gagttgggga tcgaggaatc cgaccttctg agtcggttga gccgcatgaa
    37621 agaggatcgc gtcataaccc gattcggccc tttctttgac gcggccgcaa tgggtggtgc
    37681 cttttgcctc tgcgccatgg ccgtgccacc gcaggaattc gaaaccgtcc tgaccaaagt
    37741 caatgcacat ccagaggtgg cgcacaatta tgagcgcaca caccggctga acatgtggtt
    37801 cgttcttgcg accgagacgc ccgaggggat cgcaacggca gccgagacca tcgaacggga
    37861 taccgggatc acagtcctgc aatttcccaa acttcaggaa tttttcatcg gcttccgggt
    37921 agcagcatga ttgacgtaaa agaccgagag attatcgaag cgctgcaagg cggtttgcct
    37981 ttggttcccg ctccttatag gcaagttgcc gacaatttag ggttggacga agacgatctt
    38041 ctgttccgcc tggccgatat gaaatcgcgt ggcgtgatcc ggcgcattgc ggcggcgccc
    38101 aatcactaca agttgggcat gacatcgaac gggatgaccg tctgggatgt cgcggatacg
    38161 cgagttgccg aactgggccc gcagatcgga ctgctgcctt ttgtgaccca ttgctatgaa
    38221 cgcccccgcg ccctgcccga ctggccctat aacctgttcg ccatggtcca tggatcggac
    38281 ccgatcgagg tcgaggaaaa gcgcgcggag attgccgcca tcctgggtga tgcctgccgg
    38341 gcgcaggata tcctctattc cacgcgcatc ctgaaaaaga ctggactgcg tctgaaacag
    38401 aaaggctgag gaccatgttc cgcctgaccg aatacatgca tcaactggtc gccccgatcc
    38461 cggtacgccc gcgtcgcccc ggcccggtga agcctgtggt gatctggaac ctaacccggc
    38521 gctgcaatct gaaatgccgc cattgttata ccgtctcggc ggatgtggcc ttccctggcg
    38581 agctcagtca cgagcaagcc atggtcaccc ttgaggatct gggccagttt cgcgtcccgg
    38641 ccctgatcct ctcgggtggt gagccgctgg atcggttcga tttcttcgac atctccaaac
    38701 gcgcccgcga tctggtgccg atgctggccc tgtccacaaa tggcacgcgg atttacgatg
    38761 agaccgccga catgatcgcc gatgtggggt tcaactatgt gggcatctcg ctggacggga
    38821 tcggggccac gaatgactgg ttccgcggcg ttgaaggtgc ctttgccgac gccctgcgcg
    38881 gtgtgcgcga atgcaaaaag cgcggcatca aggtgggtct gcgcttctgc ctgaccgagg
    38941 gcacccagca ccatctgccc gatctgctgc aactgtgcga cgacgaaggt gtggacaagt
    39001 tctatctgtc ccatctggtc tatgccgggc gtggcgacaa gaaccggggc gaagatgccg
    39061 aacatctgcg cacccgcaaa gggctggatc tgctgctgga gcgcgcgtgg gaggcggcgt
    39121 ctggcgggcg tccgctggat atcgtcaccg gcaataacga cgctgatgcg ggttacttcc
    39181 tgaattgggt gcgcgcgcgg ttcgacgcgg acaaggccgc ccatgtgcgg gatcatctgg
    39241 cggcctgggg cggaaactcc agcgggttgg gcgtggccaa tatcgacaat ctgggccgcg
    39301 tgcatccgga cacctattgg tccgattaca cggtcggaaa tgtgaaaacc aaaccgtttt
    39361 ccgagctgtg gaccagcaat gatccgatgc tcgccatgtt acgcacccgc ccgcgtccgc
    39421 tgaagggacg ctgcggggca tgcacgttga aggacgtctg tggtggcaat actcgtatcc
    39481 gggctttgca actgaccggc gatccctggg ccgaagatcc ggcctgttac ctgagcaatc
    39541 aagaaatcgg cgtcgaagat gcggtagagc ggctgcaagt gacgccattc cgggggaaac
    39601 gtcatgatcc ggcgcatcaa ttcttctgac actccgaaaa tcagcgcgct gtgcgccctg
    39661 ctacttgcgg gcacctcatg ggctgacgcg ccttcggatt acgcggaata ctgcgcctcg
    39721 tgccatggcg agagccgctt gggcggcgtt ggcccggcgc tgatccccga gacgttgaaa
    39781 cggatgcgcg gcccccgcgt ggctgccgtg attgccgaag gacgcacggc cactcagatg
    39841 cctgcctttg cccatgagct ggatgcgttg cagatcgaag aattggcggg ttggttgaaa
    39901 tccccgttgg agacggaccc cgagtggggt gcagccgata tcatggccag ccgtacactg
    39961 gacgatgact atgtccctgt cgatgcgccg atctgggaca gtgatccgat gaacatcacg
    40021 ctggcggttg agaccggcga tcaccatgtc agcgtgctgg acggcgacac gttcgaggtt
    40081 ctggaccggt ttgagacgcc gtttgccgtg catggcgggc cgaaattcag ccccgatggg
    40141 cgctatgtgt tcatcatgtc ccgcgatggc tgggtgcaga aatacgacat ctgggcgctg
    40201 aaacaggtgg ggcgcgtgcg cgcgggcctg aacagccgca acattgcaat gtcaggcgat
    40261 ggcaaatggg tagccgtggc gaactatctg cccaattcgt tgacgttgct atcgaccgag
    40321 aatctttcgg tggcgtcggt tatcgaagtg aaaagcaaaa agggtgtgcc cagccgagtc
    40381 tcggccgtgt atcaggcgcc gccgcgtgaa agctttgtgc tggcgcttaa agacgtgccc
    40441 gaaatttggg aggtcttcta cggtgccaac ccgccgcaat tcgggctggg ccatgatttc
    40501 cgcatcgagg gccagttcaa aaatcctgac ccgttcccgg tgcgcaagat caccacgccg
    40561 gattatctgg acgatttctt tttcgaccag agctatgaat acgttatggg cgcctcgcgc
    40621 gatggcaagg gtggacaggt gattgatctg gtaatcgggc acaaggtggc tgatctggac
    40681 ctgccgggca tgccgcatct gggatcgggc atcacatggc agcatggcga cacaaccgtt
    40741 atggccacac cgcatcttac cgatggcacg gtgtcagtga tcgacatgaa aagctgggag
    40801 accgtcaaac ggatcaagac cgaagggccg gggttcttca tgcgcagcca tgagaactcg
    40861 ccttacgtct gggccgatgt gttctttggc cctaacaagg atgtcatgca tgtaatcgac
    40921 aagcagagcc ttgagatcgt gaagaccctg cgccctgccc ccggcaagac cgtggcgcat
    40981 gtggagttca ccaaggatgg cagccacgcg ctggtgtcga tctgggagga tgatggcgca
    41041 gtgatcgtct atgatgcgca gacgctggaa gaggtccgcc gcctgccgat gcgcaaaccg
    41101 tctggaaaat acaatgtctg gaacaaaatc accttctcgg aaggcaccag ccactgacgg
    41161 gcgctggccg gtctggaaac tgtccatcct gctttacccg gccacggctt tgaccgtggc
    41221 catcaacctg tttttggctg ggttgatcgc gcataccctt ggttttgcgg tcattccccc
    41281 ggtgacagcg ctgatctggt cagtgccgtt gggcgtgcct gcaagttggc tggcgggtcg
    41341 ttggctgcgt gggctgatgg atggggccga cggctaagtc gcgaaaacct tcgcacctaa
    41401 cagaagtcaa gtatcggtcc gagagattcc cctagaactc tggaaaagaa taccgagttg
    41461 gattctctat gcccgcctct aaccctctgc acaacctccc tgttcgcgcg tcccgcgtgg
    41521 cttgtgcatg ggcgggcacc cttcttctgc tgttgcaaat gcttggcccg gttctggcga
    41581 gtcccggtca aagcatatgg gtggagatct gctcggaggc gggggcggtt tgggttcagg
    41641 tggaccttga ggaggagacc gatgacccga ccgcgccctg cccgaaatgc gccgattgca
    41701 ccttgtgtgc cgtcaccacg ctggcgcagt tgcccgatca gcctcatctg gtcctatccc
    41761 agaaggccgg cctcgccctg taccggtgcg ccgatcagaa ccaaccccat gatcaggccc
    41821 gcttgtggcc tgaaacccga gggcccccgc acgcaaacct aaaaacaact gaacgcgccc
    41881 cgcgcgcttc catggcgtct actcaaagta tcggaggtgc gccatggttg taagtcgcgc
    41941 attccaagcc ctgctggcct tcaccctgtc ctgcctgatg gcgatcagcg cccatgccga
    42001 cagcctcgcc agctttctgc ccgagattga gcctgccgat ctggtgcccg gtgccgatgc
    42061 ctttggcccg gtgcgcgagg acgtcatggt tgcccccgtt ctgaaaggag gcgatacggt
    42121 ggcctgggcg ttcctaacat ccgatttcgt gggcaccacc ggatattccg gcaagccgat
    42181 ccacgtggtt gctgccatca atgacgaggc ggtgttgacc ggggtgcaac tggtcaaaca
    42241 ctcggaaccg atcgtgctga tcggcattcc caatgcgcgc atggttgagc tgaccgaagg
    42301 ctatgccggg ctggacctga aggttgaggc cgagacgggc ggtgaggggc atgacctgga
    42361 tattatctcg ggcgcgaccg tcacgatcat ggtgatcgac gacagccttg tgcgtggtgg
    42421 catcaaggtg gcgcgcgcgt tggggttggg cggattggca ccggcgcagg ccgacgggcc
    42481 caagcgcgag gtcgatatgg cgcaggacgc catctatgac tggacgacgc tgtcgggcga
    42541 cggctcaatc cggcgactga cgctggatat cgggcaggtc aatgccgcgt ttgaggcgac
    42601 gggcgatcag cgcgcgatca aacgccccga acccggtgaa cccgatgaca cctatatcga
    42661 catgcatttg gcactggtct cggtgccgtc gatcggcaag tcgctgctgg gcgaggccga
    42721 atatcagaac atggtcgact ggctggacga gggcgagcag gccattcttg tgctgggacg
    42781 tggggcttac agctttaagg gttcgggcta tgtccggggc gggattttcg accggattca
    42841 gctgatccaa ggcgacaatt cggtgcggtt ctttgacaag caacaacgcc gtctgggcga
    42901 agttgcagcc cccgatgccc caagctttac ggaactggac atcttcaaaa tccccgccga
    42961 tgccgagttt gatccggccg agcccttccg cctgcaactg ctggcgcagc gggccgtggg
    43021 tgcggtcgag aaaacatttc tgacctttga tctgggctac aaattgcccg aatactatct
    43081 gctgcccgtt gcggcccctg cggttgtcga tgacgccagc ggtgaggctg cggcaaaggc
    43141 tgcgctgtgg cagcgcatct ggaaagaccg cgtggttgag attgtgatcc tcagcgcgat
    43201 gctgctggtg ctgacggcga ccttcttctt ccagttccac gccaccatga atgcacgcgt
    43261 gttctactgg ttccgcatcg gtttcctgac catgacgctg ttcttcatcg gctggtacgc
    43321 caacgcgcag ctgagcgtgg tgaaccttat ggcgctggcg ggcagcctgc gcacgggctt
    43381 ctcgtgggat gccttcctgc tggacccact ggtgttcatc cagtggttcg ccgtcgccgc
    43441 cgcgctgctg ttttggggac gcggggccta ttgcggctgg ctgtgcccgt tcggtgcact
    43501 gcaagagctg accaacaaga tcgcgcggac cttcaaggtg ccgcaatgga tcttgccttg
    43561 gggtctgaac gaacggctct ggccagcaaa atacataatc ttcctagtgc tgttcgggat
    43621 cagctttgtc tcgatcccgc tggccgaaac ctatgccgag gtcgagccgt tcaagaccgc
    43681 gatcatcctg aaattcatgc gagactggcc tttcgtggtc tttgcgctgg ccttgctggg
    43741 gatcgggctg ttcatcgaac ggttctactg ccgctatctg tgcccgttgg gcggtgcgct
    43801 ggcgatcccg gcccgtattc gcatgttcga ctggctgcgc cgctacaagg attgcggcac
    43861 cccctgtcaa acctgcgcca atgaatgccc cgttcaggca atccacccca ccggtgagat
    43921 taaccctaac gagtgcgtca cctgcctgca ttgtcaggtg ctctatcagt ccgaggacaa
    43981 atgccccgtc gttatccgcc agttgaaacg gcgggccaag acagggtcgg tgcagatgaa
    44041 gactccactc ggacaaccac cggcgaacca tccgaacgcc aaaccgcaaa ccatttcttg
    44101 attggaggga cgatcatgtc agaccaagaa aacaaactga acatcacacg ccgcggaatg
    44161 ctgggggcga ccgccaccgg tgccgttctg gccgggaccg ggctgggctc gaccctgatg
    44221 accgcccgcg aggcaagcgc cgctgcgaac gcgcatctgg aaccgggcga gctggacgaa
    44281 tactacggct tctggtcctc aggccaaacc ggtgagctgc gcatcctggg tgtgccctcg
    44341 atgcgtgagc tgatgcgggt gcctgtgttc aaccgctgct cagccaccgg ctggggtcaa
    44401 accaacgagt cgctgaaaat cctgaccgaa ggcctgctgc ccgaaaccaa agagtttctg
    44461 gctgccaacg gcaaggtcac ctatgacaac ggcgacctgc accacccgca catgtccttc
    44521 acggatggca cctatgatgg tcgctatctg ttcatgaacg acaaagccaa cacccgcgtg
    44581 gcccgtgtgc gctgcgacgt gatgaaatgc gacaagatca tcgagatccc gaacgcgcat
    44641 gacatccacg gtctgcgtcc gcagaaatac ccgcgcaccg gctacatctt tgccaatggt
    44701 gagcatgagg cgccgctggt caatgacggc cagatcctcg acgatccgtc gcaatacgtg
    44761 aacatcttta ccgccatcga cggcgacacg atggagatcg catggcaggt gatggtgtcg
    44821 ggcaacctcg acaacaccga ctgcgactat cagggcaaat acgcgttctc gacctcgtac
    44881 aactcggaaa tgggcatgaa cctggccgag atgaccgaga atgagctgga ccacgtggtc
    44941 gtgttcaacc tcaaaggcat cgaagacgca attgctgcgg ggaactatca ggagctgaac
    45001 ggcgtcaagg tcgtagacgg ccgtaaagag gctggcggca acctgacccg ctacatcccg
    45061 atcccgaact cgccacacgg tgtgaatgcc gcgcccgaca agaaacacat catgatcaac
    45121 ggcaagctgt ctccgaccgt gtcggtgatc gatgtcgaaa aagtcgacgc gctgtttgcc
    45181 gacaacgctg atccgcgctc ggccatcgtc gcggaaccgc aactgggtct tggcccgctt
    45241 cacaccgcgt tcgacggcaa gggcaacgcc tataccaccc tgttcctgga cagccaggtg
    45301 gtgaagtggg acatcgccaa agcgatcgaa gcctatggtg gcgcggacgt cgatccgatc
    45361 ctcgacaagg tggacgtgca gtatcagccg ggtcacaact cgacctcgat gggtgagacg
    45421 gctgaggctg acggcaaatg gctgatttcg atgaacaagt tctcgaaaga ccgcttcctg
    45481 aacgtgggac cgctgaagcc tgagaatgag cagctgatcg acatctcggg cgacaagatg
    45541 aaggtggtcc atgacggccc gacctttgcg gagccgcatg actcgatcct tgtacaccgg
    45601 tccaaagtga acccggtcaa tgtctgggat cgcaacgacc cgatgtggga agatgcgcgc
    45661 aaacaggccg aggccgatgg cgtcgatctg gattatggcg cggatgagcc gatccgggat
    45721 ggcaataagg tgcgcgtcta catgacctcg gttgcccctg tgttcagcat ggagaagttc
    45781 accgtcaagc agggcgacga agtcaccgtc tatgtcacca acctggacga tgtggatgat
    45841 gtgacccacg gcttctgcct gtcgaacttc ggtatcgcga tggaggttgc cccgcaggcc
    45901 accgcctcgg tcacgttcat tgccgaccgt ccgggcgtgc attggttcta ttgccagtgg
    45961 ttctgccacg cgctgcacat ggaaatgcgc ggccggatgt ttgttgagcc gcggagcgcg
    46021 tagtcatgcg ttggtccctg ctcataccgc tcctgctcgg ctcgcccctt tgggcggcgg
    46081 actgggatgt gcccaaccgg gcgggggcca tcaatcagat actggcgcag gcggcggatg
    46141 gggataccct ccgcctgagc cccggcacct atgccgaaac actggttctg gaccggcccg
    46201 tcacaatcga cgggctggga caggccacca ttgacggaca aggcaaaggc agcgtaatca
    46261 ccgtgaccgg gccgggcgtg acggtgcgcg ggctgacggt gatcggctcc ggttcagacc
    46321 atgacgggat cgacagcggc atccaactga ccaaaacggc caccgcgcct gtggtcgagg
    46381 ataatgtgct gctgggcaat ctctatggca tcgacatcca cggggccaag gacggcatcg
    46441 tgcgccgcaa ccggatcgag gggcggcagg accgccacat gaacgcgcgc ggcaacgggg
    46501 tctatgtctg gaacgcgccg ggtgccgttg tcgccgacaa tgacattcag tttggccgcg
    46561 atgggatttt cgtgaattct tcgaagaaga atttgttcac cggcaacctg ttccgcgatc
    46621 tgcgttttgc cgtgcattac atgtatgccg acaattccga ggtcagcaac aatgtctcga
    46681 tcggtaatga tcttggctat gccgtgatgt tcacctcgaa tgtcaaagtc actgacaatg
    46741 tgtcgattga tgaccgcgag catggcgtga tgctgaacta cgccaacaaa agcgtcatca
    46801 ccggcaatgt tgtgaaaggt gcgaaagaga aatgcacctt cctgtataat tcgaacaaaa
    46861 acgaattcac tgacaactgg tttgaaggct gcggcatcgg catccacttt accgcaggca
    46921 gtgaacgcaa ccggatcgtc ggcaacgcct ttgtcggcaa ccggacgcag gtgaaatatg
    46981 tctcgaccaa atgggtcgag tggtcagaag aagggcgcgg aaactattgg tccgatttcg
    47041 ccgcctatga tgtggatggc aacggcgtgg ccgatgcacc ttatcgcccc aacgattcaa
    47101 tggaccatgt gctgtggacc caacccgcag ccaaattgct gctcggctca cctgccgtgc
    47161 agctggtgcg ctggtcgcaa tcggccttcc cggcgctgtt gccgggaggc gtggtggaca
    47221 gcaacccctt gatgcaagcc cctgaacccc cagctatgaa gaaggtgcct catgacggat
    47281 aaggccctga cgattgacca agtctgcaaa gaccgtggca agacccgcgt tcttgacgat
    47341 atcaccctgt ctcttgcccc cggtcagcgc gttgcgctgc tgggccataa cggtgcgggc
    47401 aagtcgacgc tgatcaaatc catccttggc ctgacgccga tccatggcgg agccattcgg
    47461 atcggagacg tcgcccccgg tacggcgcag gcgcggcgag agacagccta cttgcccgag
    47521 gcggtatcct tccacccggc cttgacgggc cgcgaacaac tgaccctgtt tgcgcaactc
    47581 tcgggcgcga aagcagacgt gcccggcctg ttggagcggg tcggcctcag cgatgcgctg
    47641 gaccgccgga tcggagccta ttcaaaagga atgcggcaac gtctgggtct ggcgcaggtg
    47701 ctgctgggtc agcccaaagt ggcgttgctg gacgaaccga ccagcgggct ggacccgatc
    47761 tcgcggcagg acctctatgc cattattgac gagcttgccg cgcagggcac tgccgtcctg
    47821 atcgcgtctc acgccttgac cgaggtcgag gcccgcaccg atcgcattgc catcatgcgc
    47881 aagggtcgga tggttaccga tgacacgctg accaacctgt cggcattggc cggtctgccg
    47941 atccgcctga aggtgcgcgc cagtgccaac cctgaggcgc tggctgccga actgggtggc
    48001 aaccggatca acggggcttc ggtcgaactg ctctgctctc ctgaagacaa aatggaggcc
    48061 ctgcgtcgca tagccggatt gggcgacgcg gtagcggatg tggaaatgac gccgcccaag
    48121 ctggaagacc tctatcgcca ttacgcacag gagggatcgc gatgacccgc ttccttgcca
    48181 tcactcgcac cgaaatgctg atcctgcgcc gcaaccgctg gctgctggtc gccacgctga
    48241 tcatggtgct gttcgccttg gcgctgacct ttgcgggcag cgcgccaacc ggcacgctgg
    48301 gggtcgatat gctcaccgtc tcggtcgcct cgatgaccac actgtcggtc tatcttgcgc
    48361 ccttgctggc gctgatgatt tctttcgacg ccatcgcggg cgacgtggac cggggcagcc
    48421 tttccctatt gttgtcctat cctgcagggc gcggagaaat cctgttgggc aagttcaccg
    48481 cccatctggc cgcgctggcc ttcgccatga ccgtcggctt tggcacggca ggcgcagtgg
    48541 ccaccttctt tggaggcgcg ggggccgaaa gcctgatagc tctgacgcga ctgatcctca
    48601 catccatcct gctgggcgcc gtctttctgg cgctgggata cctgctgtct gccctggcaa
    48661 agggggctac ggcggcagcg ggtctgtcgg ccgggctatg gctggttttt gttgtcctct
    48721 atgatctggg cctgttgggg gccgtcgtca tggacaaggg cggcagcttc acccaatccg
    48781 tctttccgtg ggtgatggtg gccaacccgg ccgacgcatt ccgtctgtgg aacattgccg
    48841 cgaccgaggg tgtcgccatg gcctccggca tgaccggggc cgcgcaggcc ctgcccttct
    48901 gggccgcgcc cgcctcactt ctgatctggc cggtgcttgc cttcgcgctc gcgcgactgg
    48961 ccttccggag ggtcgaacca tgaaacgctt gtacctgatt gccctgattg ccctgaccgc
    49021 ctgcaaagaa gaggttgccg aggcccccga cccggtggat ttaacccccg atgcgctgag
    49081 tttcttctgc cagatgaaca tcgccgaaca tggcggaccc aaggggcaaa tccatctgga
    49141 aggctaccct acgccgctct tctttgcgca ggtccgcgac atggtggctt atctcaaaag
    49201 ccccgaacgt gacgccgcca tcaccgccgt atatgtcagc gacatgagcg tcgcacccag
    49261 ttggcgacaa cccggcattt ccaactggat cgccgccgcc gactccacct ttgtagtcgg
    49321 cgccaacgtc gcggggggaa tgggcgcgcg cgaagttgtg ccttttggcg atgccagcgc
    49381 ggcgcaggcc tttatcgaca cttatggcgg cgccgccctg accctgtccg atatccccga
    49441 tgccgaagtg ttgggccccg tcgatctgaa ccttgcgctg gagaccccgt catgaccgcc
    49501 ctgacccgcc gccggtttct ggctatttcc gcagcctgcg cctgtactcc ggttgccgcc
    49561 gctgcgtctg cgcgatggca cggctcagca ttgggcgcaa aggccagcct acgcgtggaa
    49621 ggactaacca acactgaagc agcacccatt ttcgatgccg tcacggccga gctgaccagg
    49681 cttgaaaata ttttcagcct gtatcgccct cactctgagc tgagccgact gaatactgat
    49741 ggacacctga tagcaccgtc acccgaactg ttgaaagttc taagcttgtg ttccgcgttg
    49801 catgacgcct cggacggcgc gttcgaccca acgatacaac ctctctggat ggcgttggcc
    49861 aaaggagcgg aactctctga actgaatcgc gcgcagcgcg cgattggatg gcacaaagtg
    49921 ttagtaaaca cggattcaat ccgcctgcca gatccgggat tttcaggatt gaccctgaac
    49981 ggaattgccc agggcgaaat cactgatcgt atcgcaagtc tgctaaacgg gttcggcctg
    50041 cgcaatattt tggttgatat gggcgagata tcagcccgag gcacccgtag cgatggaagc
    50101 gactggcaag tcggcctggc aggtcccaag catatcgtta gggggcggct ttcgttacgt
    50161 gaccgtgctg tcgcaacctc ggcaccggca atgatgaagc tggctgcggg acatcaccac
    50221 attcttgacc caaaaaaccg aatggcaccg cagagtactg tgtccgtttc tgccgcaaat
    50281 gccgccttgg cagatgggtt gtcgactgcg ctatgcgtga caccaaacag gaaggtcagg
    50341 tcagtcttgt cccacttccc ggacgccaaa cttgagatgc tcgtccccta ggctcaggac
    50401 ccattgattt tcgttttgct gccaaccatg gcgaagaaaa gacggtcaaa atcttcctct
    50461 cagcaatcgc gctcgccgct ttggtgatct atcggccatg aggcctgagc ctaagcagca
    50521 acttgggact acggctgcgc tcggtctttt cagcgcattt ttcaccggat tccgttttcg
    50581 gtaagacact gttcaatggg gccggtaaga accaggtgtc gtgagcgtct tgccggaacg
    50641 agtctcagca caatcaaatg agcgcccgag accttatccg cggaactttg ctgccgtaac
    50701 cccagcaatc atctctttcg ggcggctcaa cgccgattac aattgtcaac gcagtggaaa
    50761 cgcatccgga gtgatctgcc ctgtctccgc tactgtccaa ccgcgtgttt ttaatgagtc
    50821 cgtcgctaaa ccggacatat cgtccgaaac aaaaagcacg atgggacctt cggtcgcctc
    50881 agtaagattg gcagagaatg catccagcgt ttcggtccag ctcaggtagt ctactggagc
    50941 catgaccacg gaattgccac ttcctccaac gccaatgatt gtgccttgtg cgcgcaactg
    51001 ggatagtgat tctttggtca cgtgatacgt cctgaacatg tccaaggtct gcacgaggaa
    51061 acgcgcctga ccttccgagc ccacactcag gatcaacgga aggacatccg cccggccttg
    51121 caccccgtca agcgatttca atgaatccgc cgccacagct tgcatgctga gcgtatagta
    51181 gctgtgccgc aaaaagcggt cgacttgatc acgcggcacg ccgacggaca aaagcgtttc
    51241 ctcaacctgc acgcgcagat caccgggggc ggtatcccaa acccagtcac tgagccgcga
    51301 ggttgacgac aggaccaacc cgcccggaac caaactggtc aagacattga cgccaagccc
    51361 ccccgcgaag gccgcccaag taacctcatc cagccgcgtg gcgaggagtt gattggtagt
    51421 atagggatcg acacccaatt ccttggccag acggcggcgc tgtttgtcaa acccaaggat
    51481 atttacagca acatctccgc tggcgcgcgc gacattctca gtaaagctgc cctgcggacc
    51541 ggcttgtgaa tctgccgagc ctccgggaag gttagaggtg gtctcgggat caacgccggg
    51601 caagttgccc tctcggacat cgcccagttt ttgcagcccc gtcttggccg accgtccggt
    51661 acgtttgaga aaccgcccga caccttcggg cacacctttc agagtttcct tcggctgctt
    51721 cgcaaattgg cgcaggtttt caaacgtctc tccggctgtg tcttcggcag cgtcgatgaa
    51781 ttgctggtca ttctggatat ggtccagcgc agcaagagct cggatttcga ccaaccgcgc
    51841 ctgcaacata cccggaccag aggccgagaa ttgcccgaac tgcgtctcga tgcggtaggt
    51901 cgccatgtac ccatccgtcg ggacctgttc gtcgatgcga taaatctcgg tcgcaagcgg
    51961 aacgtcctga acgctttcct gcgcagacag tatgggctgt acttcatact cggcactgaa
    52021 cgcaactgtt ggcagaaaca gcaacacaat aggaaatgcc ttaacaaaat tcattcgttc
    52081 catccctttt ccgcgcatcc cggccaaatt gcacaaacac ggaacacggg gacgctgcag
    52141 atcttcaatc atcccgacag caagcaccga gatgtctttc ttgtccagtc gggggctcca
    52201 tactgcgacg ggggctatgg cgacggcgta gatgtggaag cccatcttgc gctaaagctg
    52261 cgatccaata ggcaaaatgg ccaaaaaccc ggccttgata tgatcaaaga aactaccggt
    52321 gggttcatgt cggttcagca agatcgcacc atcctcgcag taggacctcc aggtgacgcg
    52381 tttttcctcg tcatattgga ccgaataggt gttttgcttc aaagcttcgt caagcgcagc
    52441 aaccgcgcgt cgcgtcaggt ccggcgagtc cacaagcacg cccatttctg tgtttatgtt
    52501 gaccgaccgc gggtcccagt tgaacgagcc cacgaacagg tatcgctcat cgatggtaaa
    52561 tgccttcgtg tgcaaacccg cgcgcgactg accccaattc accccccgct gattgacccg
    52621 gtccgagtca gggcgcagtt cgaacagttc cacgcccccg tccaatagag cgcggcgttc
    52681 ccttgcataa tgcgcataaa ccggcgccac atcgtttgac gccagcgaat tggtgacaac
    52741 acgcacctta accccgcgat cctcgagttc gctcagccat ttaacccctc gcttacgggg
    52801 cacaaaatag gctgagatga cgtcgaccga gctttcagcc ttttggaaat agggtaccaa
    52861 cttcgaggcc agaatgggct gatcattgtc gacaccggct gccttggacg gcgggtcgga
    52921 atacagtttg gccggaaccc agtctagcct gagcgtcttg agggtaaaag tctcttgcgc
    52981 ggtcttcttg accgctgccg catacggtgt tttcagggct tcatcgacca gcgcattcag
    53041 acgcacgcgg gcatctgcca gacccagagt ctcgggttcg ccaatcaccg cacgggcagg
    53101 aacagcaaat tcgctgttcc agtattcgtc gaaattgtcg gacacctcgt tcaccacagg
    53161 cccggcgacg aagatatcca gatctgcata gttaaactct tccttggcca ggaagtactc
    53221 atcccccaca ttgcgaccac caacgatgga aatagtgttg tcgacggtta tggacttgtt
    53281 atgcatgcgc cggttgatgc gtttgaaatc ggtcaaacct gcaaccaaca ggctttggtc
    53341 acgccagaaa ggattgaaca gccggatctc gatattttca tgagaatcca gtgcggcagt
    53401 catcgcgtcg taacccgatg tatccatgtc atccagcagc agcctgaccc gtacaccgcg
    53461 atccgccgcg ttcagcaggc tcagcgcaaa caattgcccg gtcagatcgt tgtgcagcag
    53521 atagtattgc gcatctattg tcacatccgc ctgcgatgcc agaaccagac gcgcggccag
    53581 tgcctcttcg ccgttgctga tcagcttgac acccgaccgt ccgtcacgtg gatcacccag
    53641 tttgcgcacc gctgtcgtca acctgctatt ggaagggctc tcgaccgccc gcgatgggac
    53701 ttgaacaaaa tccctaggcc cagccgaaca ggccgccaga gcgatcaatc ccaacaaagg
    53761 ccaaagcagt tttctcggca tcttccttct tcctttagcc ttagtcgttt gcccggatcg
    53821 gttgggttcg gcgtctcatt taccgactta ccttagcacc ttagtatcct gtaccgagct
    53881 ttttcgcatc gaccgcaaag tacagttggg aatctcgcca aaatcgcttt cactttgcag
    53941 ggcgatggcg gcgttggttc ttaaccgaat ccaacgccgc aaacgctctg atgccttctg
    54001 gaaatgcgat acgaccggat gctggaatcg acgcgcagga tcagttcaca ggctgccatt
    54061 cctcagtcgg atcaaacccg gttatgcctg ccgccttttc cagcgtgtcc tcgcccagaa
    54121 cagcctcgaa cacgacaccg ttttccgaaa ccatgaaact gtgcacgccg gtctctccga
    54181 attctgctgg aacggccaaa agggcatgac ccgcaaccat gtggccattg acgatgtagt
    54241 ccatcgctcc gccgggcgcc gcatcggttt gctctgtcag gatacggaaa tagtaacctg
    54301 aaaagggctc gggcgcgaag tcggtttcgc cgtcactgaa gccaaaagcc gaagcacgcg
    54361 cgaaaagctc acccaacagc gtgtcttcgg atgcccagaa cagcccatcc cgctgatcgg
    54421 cagaagtcga aatgatctgg cttgcgaatt ccctgacccc gtcgccgtct tgatcctgcg
    54481 accggaaatc ggcctgtatt tcgacatagg cctccatcaa ttcgatcacg tccagctcgt
    54541 tgcggccgat ttcgcgcaga cgcacttctt cccggcctgc gtcgttgtcg aaagaccatg
    54601 atgtgtccgt ctttgctatg ggcaccggga acagccagcc ttcgtcaccc agcgcaatca
    54661 ggaccgagcc atcgtcttgc ggcacaagcc gatagccttc tttgtagagg gacaacagtg
    54721 ccagcttgtt gatcttgtcc tcgaccgggt ctccatcgga aagatagtcc gcagcctctg
    54781 gcccgaagac ggccagagca gcacccacct cagggctttt cagcgctgcg accatcgcct
    54841 caagcgcctc ttgcggagag gcatatgcgg caggttcggc ccaggccgga ccagtgacaa
    54901 atgcggcgat tgcagttgct ttgatcaaag tattggtcat gctcttatct cctccgctgg
    54961 gctttttggt ggctggcttt gccccgttgc gaagccgagc gtgctttttg cccgctggat
    55021 ttcttgtggg tcgccttcgg cttgctgacc gctttgggct tagaggcttt ggtgacatgg
    55081 gacttggtcc cggatggttt cttaaccgct ggcttttggg tcggtttctt cacggcctta
    55141 ttcggcgtgg cccgattgac cttgggcgta cccccatcct tcatggtttt ccgaactgct
    55201 tccgttttgg cctgcgatcc gggccgggag atatctggcg caccggattt ctgggacagt
    55261 ttgcttcgca aggcatccgc gctgctgtca cctttgtcta tcggcagctt ggtcttaccc
    55321 cctggatcct ttttggaggc aatcttgtct cgcgcctgat ctttctttcg atcatccggt
    55381 ttccagccat cgtcaggacg attgatgtta ccgttcccga tattgacgtc attgccgata
    55441 ttcacattgc cgtcgatatc cagatcaata ttcgggtttc gatagatcgg gcccccaccc
    55501 caacccccgc aatttcgaca accccagtag tcattccagt cgtcgtcatc gtcaaaaatg
    55561 gcgtcgatca gggcgaatgt cccaaacgcg atagctccgg tgacaatggc gtcgccaaca
    55621 aggttgctgt tgctgtcggt ataaacgacc tgagggtcat attgcggcac ataaacaact
    55681 tcgggatccg caggttggat gatgacggtt tcgtcttccg tgacctcgac aagctgttct
    55741 tcacccgata cgagcgcacc gttgttgatc gcctgagtcc gcatggtctg aacggcgacc
    55801 atcacctcgt cactttgggc aagcatggcg tcgcccatgg tttcggtcca ttcgatatgg
    55861 gtggccatat cctcgatcac ttcagggaag gcgacggcca gaacctcaac gctttcgtcc
    55921 cattcttcgg cttcgacggc agcttgaatg acttcgggtt cctcgccgtc catgctggcc
    55981 agcaaccggt cgcttttgac aacttccatc gggctggtcg ccgcaaccag tatctgaatc
    56041 aaaagcgtgt ccggaaacaa agcaatcggc gcgacgagat tttccagctc ggcctgggtg
    56101 agcagatcgg tttctgatat aggttccgcg acaccctcct gttcggactg cgcccccact
    56161 aacgtcggtg tgaaaaccag aaacgcggat acaatccaac gaacgatatc agccatatct
    56221 cccccccttt ttatcagcaa atgtccgagg cccaattcgc cgcggacaca cgggaaaact
    56281 catcccgtta ttcgaatgct taaatttatc tcatgttgtc gcgggagggg cttctatgta
    56341 aagggccttt ggctcaaatg tcggaacacc tgtttgaaga agagcatggg tactgctgtt
    56401 ttgccgctgg taccttcgat attgggaccc atgcacgacc acaggcgaag ccggcgagat
    56461 ctcgctgttt tttacaaacc gatcaagcga cgttcgtagc ccgtacgatt tttcgaacag
    56521 cgttcgctgc gtcaggccgg tctcacgtcc acacccttag agcaactcaa ttcggcgcgc
    56581 tctcttgggg caaatagcga tccaacaggg cgtcaaccag acccgaaaga agccggtcac
    56641 cttctggctg atcaacgcgc agaatatctt ccaaaatgat gaattgctcc attcctgtcg
    56701 tcatcgccaa ccgctttttc agatcctcga agtctgaggg atccattcgg ccacgaacag
    56761 gttcaagcgc ttcgccaaat gcagccacgc gtcgggcccc ccgtatgttt ctgcgcgcgt
    56821 cctccaaagc tgccttcagt gactctgcca ggaactgccg gaaataggct tcgtgatcac
    56881 gtgagaaatc caagtaatat tgcgcaacct tttgcacacg acttcgtacg tcagcgagat
    56941 cttccaatag gcgcgaagtc ggcaaaacct cgaaatccaa cgtcgcatca agcgccaaaa
    57001 ctccggggtc cgaaaaatac ctgtacacgg tcgcacggct ggttttcgca cgatccgcaa
    57061 ctttcgcaag agttacctct gtaccctcgg ccatgatgtc gcgcgccgct tccagcaacg
    57121 cctctcgggt ccggtttttc tgattggttc gtggtgccaa tattcaagtt cctaaatgtt
    57181 acacttgtct tataaagaga tgtatgtatc ataaactcac tttgatttta gtaaagggaa
    57241 tcttcaacgt ggaacagact cgcccgcgca tttatcacct tttcggcaat ctcttgacct
    57301 ttcacgcgtt ccctgcggag accggggaca aatacgcaat cgtcgaaatc aagactgcgc
    57361 ccggagcagg cgcgcctcca aaccatcatg ccggagagga agagagcttc tttgttttgg
    57421 aaggcgagtt cgaatttatg gtcgatgggc agacgcttgg cgttcgcgca ggtgattttg
    57481 tgaaagtacc cgatggagcg gttcacgcgt tcacatgtaa ggggccccaa gcaggtcgtt
    57541 tgctgtgcat caacgcgccc ggcgcaatgc atgacacatt cttcaccgaa gcgggtgaag
    57601 caatgccgga cggcacgaca gaaattcctg aacccgacgg cccgccagac atcccagcaa
    57661 tcgtagcttt ggcagataga atcggcatga caattctcgc gccggatcat gctccgacct
    57721 gaagcgggtc cttttttcac gcgagatggg agtacgaaaa atgaaatgca taggtttgtt
    57781 tttgacccca atccttctgc cgctggtcgc gatggctgag ccgagtatcg aacgcggtga
    57841 gtaccttgta cgagggccag ctgcatgcgg aaattgtcat acaccgcagg gccccaacgg
    57901 cccggacatg tccaatgagt tcggcggaat gttggtcgaa aagaacgaga tgatggaggc
    57961 ctgggccgtc aatataacgc caggtagccg gatcgcagac tggagcgacg cagacctggt
    58021 gcgcgcaatt cgggaaggca tccgcccgga cggttctgtc atcggaccgc ccatgcccat
    58081 cgggctttac cgcagcctta gcgacgatga cgttatgtcc atggtaatgt tcctgcgcac
    58141 cgtccccgcg agcaagaatg aaacgccttt ttcaacctac aacttccccc ttccgcccag
    58201 ctatgggccg cctgtgggcc cggtgacggc cccgcccgct ggaccaagcg tcgagtacgg
    58261 agaatacctc gccgggccag ttgcacattg tatcgaatgc cacactacct ttgggccaca
    58321 aggaccaatg ttcgacacgc atcttggcgc cggaggtttt gcctttcacg gtccgtgggg
    58381 ggtctccatt gcaccaaaca tcacatcgca cgaggatggg ttagcccaat atagcgatga
    58441 tgagttaaag atgatgatcg cttcgggtgt acggcccgat ggcagccgaa tgcgaccccc
    58501 aatggggtac gcgcattatg cccagatgtc ttcagatgat cttcaggcaa ttgtcctgta
    58561 ccttcggaca atcccggctc taccggaccc atgaccggtc tgacaccgcc aggttttcgt
    58621 tggggttagc agggaatctt gtaacgcgcg cgttgctgaa acagagcaca acaaataggc
    58681 caaacagttt tcactattcg gcgttctatt gcttcgcttg gcggccatga atgccatggc
    58741 caccgaccct agagcggtgc caagggcgga tcgtcaagac catgggagac ggaattctgg
    58801 tcgaattcgc gtctccggtc gccgcgctac gcgccggcct gcaaatacag gacagtatgc
    58861 acgcgcggga agtaggcgaa ccaaaagatc accgtctgcg gtttagtgtc gggataaacc
    58921 tcggtgacgt cgtagtagat ggcgatgacg tattgggcga cgctgtgaac atagccgctc
    58981 ggttggagag tttgtcgccc gttggcggca tctgtatctc gcgccaagta cgtgatcagg
    59041 tgaatggacg catggacgct gaattcacgt cactcgggct gcaaactgta aagaacattc
    59101 caaatccgtt ggaagtctag agcgtagacg ttgtaggtga cgacgccatt ccagtggctc
    59161 agaccggccg cgacgtgacc agtgtcgccg ggttgccgtt tgagattgac acggacgact
    59221 cggatcaatt gtttcttgcg tccgcattag tggaagatgt caccgctgca ctaggacgtt
    59281 ttcgacgggg tggaaaccgc ttgcgggtct cgtcgcgttt gaacggcgca aaagacgaag
    59341 aacaggtttg agccaaccac tgggatgggc cggcagacga tttgttcgcc attctcgatc
    59401 aactcaccgg ggccatcgtc atgggcgtcg agcccgagat tggcgcgcat gagcgtatgc
    59461 tttcccgctg cgcaccgacc cacagccttt cagcctagga gctttgtcag cgcgatttta
    59521 ccattttgca ctcgccaccc cgaagcgatg acagagtcac aacctatttt cgaagcggcc
    59581 atcaaggcag atccgggcta tgccctgccg caggcactgt tggcgcgcca aaaattttta
    59641 ctgctgagac tgggcgttgc gaaagaccct gtcgccacga ttgcccatga agaaaaagcc
    59701 cgacgcctat acccgtacga tcctctggtt tgggcatttc tgaccacgca ggcagcgggg
    59761 ctggtttgcc ggggtgttga aagcgacttg gaggcggcag aagaaagatc gcgcgaagcg
    59821 atacttgcaa acaccaaagt ctggcatccc gcagccatag ctgcgctttc agcgacgcgg
    59881 cgcggggatc atgacacggc gcaaaagctg gttcagcggg cgaaagagac attgccagtg
    59941 ttcagcacat ccatgatcag gcagtccctc ggcaaaggcg cgcagacaga gccccggtca
    60001 agcatagcgg caatggtcga ggacatgcgt cttccttgat ccacgctcac ctcttcggca
    60061 ttcaccgatc aagccaagat tttaacgggc taacgctcct agaccggagt accgccaaac
    60121 gggtcactct tgtttgtctc gatgaaactc caacgccatt tcgtccagaa taccgaacgc
    60181 caccggatag aatttttcga acagatcaat taccgcagat tcctctgaag gatgatgttt
    60241 accgtcggca tccgtcagcc gccccatccg atacacaatc tcggaccctt cttccaccgg
    60301 ggccagttca taggtctcta gattagtaag gccctcgatg gacgaattgt ggaggatatc
    60361 ggtcacatat tcgaatggat tccaatcgac gatcagcatc tgaaagtgag ccgcctcatg
    60421 aatgcagtgc aggcggacac cggctgacgt acgcgacaca tccccttccc gataggcgtc
    60481 tctcaacatc atccatcgca tcttgagtgc ggggtccgta agcatttccc aggcaaccac
    60541 cggcggggcc ttcagtatgt gccgggttgt gaatacagcc tcctcatcgg tcacgcgcac
    60601 aggtccggcg atctctcggt atttttgcca agctgccgca aggtcataga cccgcatggg
    60661 cacgtcacca aaatgctcga actgagcgct atattgcatg agatccgatg tgatacccat
    60721 cgcctgaaaa gcgtcttccg agaacagcgc atagctgcgt atcccggtct cctccttgac
    60781 atcggtcttc gccatacgat ggacaagtat gacatcggca cccgagatat ccttcatcgg
    60841 accgatcgaa agttcttcaa actttccgtg atgcgcaagg attttcagat caaggtcggc
    60901 gacgttcctg catgcattgc aagggcaagt cgtgttctgc acgatgttcc ggcggcgttc
    60961 ggcgaacgct cgatacaggc tttcgcatat gttgaggaac gtttcgccag atgggaacgg
    61021 cccgctggaa taggcaagaa cagcgtcccc ttcaaggccc cgcagtttca tcgggtcttt
    61081 cagctcaata acaatcgcct caagtaaaga ccgtatgatc gggttggcgt gctccaactc
    61141 tgaccgcgtc agatatccgg tatacccggt aatatcggcg attagtaagt aaccggtttg
    61201 aactggcatt cccgtcttcc catttacgca ctgcccgatg actgtagctt ccgccatagt
    61261 accggacaag cagatcagcc ctggccccta ggcaggagcc ccgcagaaca aagtccgcat
    61321 agttggtcag atacgaccac tgaagccaaa ggcggtccga ggcggtgcca gtcgtggaat
    61381 ggacactgct atccgaggcc ttagttgttg gtccgctgtt cccagtttcg cttgagcagg
    61441 aattggttct tgaagtttct gaggcccagc atcacttctg aatccacgat gtcctcgacc
    61501 ccatgtatat ggtcttcaag gaaggtcgcc aaatcgtccg gctcgtcgca gaccagttcc
    61561 accatcagat cgaaccgccc cgtgacccac aggatataga caacactgga aacggcgccc
    61621 agacgcgttg ccaccgcttg cggtgtcgtg cccggcgcca ccttcagaca gatcatt
//
LOCUS       contig00005            60819 bp    DNA              UNK 01-JAN-1980
DEFINITION  Genus species strain strain.
ACCESSION   contig00005
VERSION     contig00005
KEYWORDS    .
SOURCE      .
  ORGANISM  .
            .
FEATURES             Location/Qualifiers
     CDS             complement(85..1209)
                     /locus_tag="J8_02433"
                     /inference="ab initio prediction:Prodigal:002006"
                     /codon_start=1
                     /transl_table=11
                     /product="hypothetical protein"
                     /translation="MTKLTNLSRRTVLKSAGAAALAAPLYSKSALASSGEINILMWSDY
                     LPPSFLQEFETLTGIKVNYTGIGSNEEIINKMKATKGQGFDIVSPTNNRSLQWEPLELL
                     QPFDMNKVPIDLVNPAMAAIGTDAWNFGDAGVHWLPHIWGTEGIAYRTDLWLPEGDAPS
                     YGDVWSEENAGKTMGRAHSMMLGAGLYMERSGEMEPGSVWAAYGDEDTMRKVWGQITDW
                     CIERKNRIKLIWNDADTQKNGLLNEGVVVGQTWDGPPLALKSAGEPVHYQAPVEGAMAW
                     VDGMSIPTGAANIDQIYAFIDFAYQAKPAGVAIDSHGYNSPVLGADQYSGDTYKKNFAE
                     AYPGDSLANLNPWPAEAPWYAETRTEFVNKFKSA"
     gene            complement(85..1209)
                     /locus_tag="J8_02433"
     CDS             complement(1527..2615)
                     /gene="malK_4"
                     /locus_tag="J8_02434"
                     /EC_number="7.5.2.1"
                     /inference="ab initio prediction:Prodigal:002006"
                     /inference="similar to AA sequence:UniProtKB:P19566"
                     /codon_start=1
                     /transl_table=11
                     /product="Maltose/maltodextrin import ATP-binding protein
                     MalK"
                     /db_xref="COG:COG3839"
                     /translation="MSELKLTDVAKTYGHVDVLKNINLDIDRGELIVFVGPSGCGKSTL
                     LRMIAGLEKISGGTLEIEGQVMNDVPPAQRGIAMVFQSYALYPHMTVRENMAFALKIAK
                     MPAADVDAAVERAARILQLEPFLDRLPKALSGGQRQRVAIGRAIVRDPKVYLFDEPLSN
                     LDAALRVATRIEIARLKEAMPDSTMIYVTHDQVEAMTLASRIVVLANKGIAQVGTPLEL
                     YETPDNEFVAQFIGSPSMNLLPGIITQTGETTVVTLEAGGTITSAIATQAEDMGKQVNV
                     GIRPEDFVPADADAAFQGVVDFTEALGEVTLLYFENRTGAESVIAKLQGIQRNMRGQTV
                     GVSARPEKVHLFHDGKSMRCRS"
     gene            complement(1527..2615)
                     /locus_tag="J8_02434"
                     /gene="malK_4"
     CDS             complement(2619..4274)
                     /gene="malL"
                     /locus_tag="J8_02435"
                     /EC_number="3.2.1.10"
                     /inference="ab initio prediction:Prodigal:002006"
                     /inference="similar to AA sequence:UniProtKB:O06994"
                     /codon_start=1
                     /transl_table=11
                     /product="Oligo-1,6-glucosidase 1"
                     /db_xref="COG:COG0366"
                     /translation="MNVQNTVDTTKVTQAASDWWRGGVIYQIYPRSFQDSNGDGIGDLK
                     GITQRLGYIASLGVDAIWISPFFKSPMKDFGYDVSDYRDVDPMFGTMADFKELLDQAHG
                     LGLKVMIDLVLSHTSDQHPWFSESRSNRENEKSDWYVWADPKPDGTPPNNWLSIFGGSA
                     WQWDSRRLQYYLHNFLTSQPDLNFHCPAVQDALLDVARFWLDLGVDGFRLDTINFYFHD
                     KQLRDNPGLPMEQRNASIAPMVNPYNHQDHLFSKSQPENIAFLERLRALTDEYEGRACL
                     GEVGDAQRGLEIMGEYTTGDKRMHMCYAFEFLEKRALTATYAKQVFDQLEDKAGDAWPC
                     WAFSNHDVSRHATRWGLSDEAVRQHAVLMMCLRGSACLYQGEELGLPEADVAFEDLQDP
                     YGIEFWPEFKGRDGCRTPMVWAAQDEQSGFSAGRPWLPVSPLQAERAVDRLEQDPNSML
                     HHYRRAIALRHAHPALMSGEQKQMAQTGPVLTFLRDAPTEQVFCAFNLGSDPTQITLPE
                     GNWYVIGEELGSVDGEGALSLDAAQFCLLARDKG"
     gene            complement(2619..4274)
                     /locus_tag="J8_02435"
                     /gene="malL"
     CDS             complement(4284..5432)
                     /locus_tag="J8_02436"
                     /inference="ab initio prediction:Prodigal:002006"
                     /codon_start=1
                     /transl_table=11
                     /product="hypothetical protein"
                     /translation="MSDIAGTKPALRWVVHASVIFLVVLWVVPTLGLLISSFRTADQIA
                     TSGWWKSLFPSEQNLTLRSAAPDTQVLENGVYVIEGNLFDAGTTATISQWGVSSRAVDA
                     FVPGDTAELRRGGTITVDAQGNYRMENSEEFTGSRGARVFATAELPPEFTLANYHKVLL
                     AEDSSDSMGRAFFNTLTVTIPATIIPILVAAFAAYALAWMDFPGRALLIAAVVGLLVVP
                     LQLALIPLLKFHLNIGIGKGYLGVWMAHTGFGMPLAIYLLRNYMAGLPRDLIENARVDG
                     ATEFQIFTKLILPLSFPALASFAIFQFLWTWNDLLVAKVFLIDASGQTTVMTNQIVELL
                     GTRGGNWEILATAAFVSIAVPLIVFFAMQKYLVRGLLAGSVK"
     gene            complement(4284..5432)
                     /locus_tag="J8_02436"
     CDS             complement(5437..6444)
                     /gene="lacF_2"
                     /locus_tag="J8_02437"
                     /inference="ab initio prediction:Prodigal:002006"
                     /inference="similar to AA sequence:UniProtKB:P29823"
                     /codon_start=1
                     /transl_table=11
                     /product="Lactose transport system permease protein LacF"
                     /translation="MHPALQGLLTIAIGVSGCVGYFYLSNQFLDKVLFPARGPNVGRNI
                     NRANMIRPWLFLFPALAALGLYLAYPVVETLRLSLTDRVPGGGYEWVGLENYIQMANEP
                     KFWEAMRNNMFWLIIVPAMSTALGLLVAQLTDHIRWGNIAKSLIFMPMAISFVGASVIW
                     KLVYDTRPAEQDQIGMLNALYIFFGGTEPQTWLTIPFWNSFFLMVVLIWIQTGFAMVIL
                     SAALRGIPEETIEAAILDGANPFQIFFRIKVPQIKTTILVVWTTITITVLKVFDIVFAM
                     TNGQWETQVLANYMYDKLFRANDWGVGSASAMVIMLLVTPILIWNVRNARKEME"
     gene            complement(5437..6444)
                     /locus_tag="J8_02437"
                     /gene="lacF_2"
     CDS             complement(6508..7776)
                     /locus_tag="J8_02438"
                     /inference="ab initio prediction:Prodigal:002006"
                     /codon_start=1
                     /transl_table=11
                     /product="hypothetical protein"
                     /translation="MKHSLYAGAATFALMAGAAHADKVTVFGPWLGPDQENVEKVLDGF
                     AAATGHEYAYVGSDSFEQQIRIDAEAGSAPNVAVFPQPGLAADMAKSGFLTPLADGTSD
                     WIRDNYAAGQSWVDLGTYAGPDGADNLYGFFYKVDVKSLVWYVPENFEDAGYEVPTTME
                     ELKALTDQIVADGETPWCIGLGSGGATGWPATDWVEDMMLRTQSPADYDAWVANEMKFN
                     DPKVIAAIEEFGAFARNDDYVAGGAGAVATTDFRDSPKGMFSSPPQCYLHRQASFIPAF
                     FPEGTVVGEDADFFYFPAYESKDLGSPVLGAGTLWAITNDSPGAHALIEYLQTPEAHET
                     WMQLTGFLTPHKGVDTSLFSDPTLKKMNDILLGATTFRFDGSDLMPGGVGAGTFWTGMV
                     DYAGGASAEEVANEIQSSWDALD"
     gene            complement(6508..7776)
                     /locus_tag="J8_02438"
     CDS             7992..9023
                     /gene="rafR_1"
                     /locus_tag="J8_02439"
                     /inference="ab initio prediction:Prodigal:002006"
                     /inference="similar to AA sequence:UniProtKB:P21867"
                     /codon_start=1
                     /transl_table=11
                     /product="HTH-type transcriptional regulator RafR"
                     /translation="MNLKQLSEILGLSQTTVSRALNGYPEVNEATRERVQAAATKHGYR
                     PNSRAKGLATGRSMVIGHVIPSSSQHEMVNPIFGDFVAGAARTYGAHGYDMMFTNADDT
                     SIERTYRDLFQRGAVDGVVLQGPKVNEHRIEVLTRMAVPFIVHGRSTGIEVPYDWVDVN
                     NKSSFLRATRFLIDLGHKRIALINGLEDMDFAQRRREGYLQALQEANLTPEPALMRSAE
                     MTEVYGHHEARDMLHLDNPPTAILVSSMISAIGVRRALNEAGLKMGRDVSVIAHDDDLS
                     YLKNGQDVPIFTATRSSVRQAGEIAAEMLIDRIKSPDDPVKTRLLEAELVVGGSTGPAP
                     DRF"
     gene            7992..9023
                     /locus_tag="J8_02439"
                     /gene="rafR_1"
     CDS             9026..11359
                     /gene="lacG_1"
                     /locus_tag="J8_02440"
                     /EC_number="3.2.1.85"
                     /inference="ab initio prediction:Prodigal:002006"
                     /inference="protein motif:HAMAP:MF_01574"
                     /codon_start=1
                     /transl_table=11
                     /product="6-phospho-beta-galactosidase"
                     /translation="MKYTRADFPKDFLFGVATSAYQIEGHAQGGAGQTHWDTFARTPGN
                     VVRGENGDLACDHLNRFDQDFDLVRDAGFDCYRFSTSWARVLPEGRGAVNQAGLDYYDR
                     LADALLERGIRPCATLYHWELPSPLADLGGWRNRDIAGWFADFTEVIMGRIGDRMFSVA
                     PINEPWCVSWLSHFDGHHAPGLRDIRATARAMHHVLLAHGRAIEAMRGLGMSNLGAVFN
                     LEWAEPADDSAEARKAADLYDGIYNRFFLGGVFNKAYPQNVLDGLEPYLPAGWQDDFDT
                     IGAPVDWCGLNYYTRKLIAPADTAWPSLQEVPGPLPKTQMGWEIEPSALTRFLTRAARE
                     YTSDLPIYVTENGMASSERQQDEDRIDYLNQHWAAVKDALDQDVPVKGYFIWSLLDNYE
                     WALGYEKRFGLVDVDFDTMGRTPKASFEAVKTALAGAQVSVPLAQPAGAMHEHWNLVAD
                     IGGTNTRLGVISNGRLTDLRKYPTGQLPQLLEAFHSLRDEVGTDPRAVVAAGAGPVRDG
                     TIRLTNAQLDLSEDDIGRATGAQHTFVINDFTAAAWSVAEIRAGDVEVLQGAETPPVGT
                     RLVVGPGTGLGVGSLLYSEGHYHTASGEGGHVGLSPRHADEVEVFRAAREVATECFFDD
                     SLTLEAEMFLSGTGLPILYQAIQLAAGQTNAETRPAKDILQDALAQTDPHAVRAAHMFT
                     THLGAVMGDMAVTMMPAGGVFLVGGVAEKNRWLFKDTFRDAFNAGGRFSELRRSMNLYV
                     SEQDEFGIVGANNFCKSALARRMA"
     gene            9026..11359
                     /locus_tag="J8_02440"
                     /gene="lacG_1"
     CDS             11386..12312
                     /gene="scrK"
                     /locus_tag="J8_02441"
                     /EC_number="2.7.1.4"
                     /inference="ab initio prediction:Prodigal:002006"
                     /inference="similar to AA sequence:UniProtKB:P26420"
                     /codon_start=1
                     /transl_table=11
                     /product="Fructokinase"
                     /db_xref="COG:COG0524"
                     /translation="MILCCGEALIDMIPTPTTDGAQGFVPHSGGAIFNTAIALGRLGAS
                     VGMLTGLSSDMFGAQLSDALTDSHVDQTHVIRSDRPSTLAFVQLKDGQASYSFLDENSA
                     GRMLRPEDMPAQLPGTTALYFGGISLACEPCADAYAALLDQHADACAVMLDPNIRPGFI
                     ADETRYRTRLNRMIEQADIVKVSDEDLNWIVPGPESLTEKVPALLEAGPSVVIITKGSE
                     GASAYLHDGSETSVSVKQVQVVDTVGAGDTFNAGVLAQLDADGLLTKSGLRSVDVSAIR
                     SALSKGAEVAAVTVSRAGANPPWAHEL"
     gene            11386..12312
                     /locus_tag="J8_02441"
                     /gene="scrK"
     CDS             12330..12995
                     /locus_tag="J8_02442"
                     /inference="ab initio prediction:Prodigal:002006"
                     /codon_start=1
                     /transl_table=11
                     /product="hypothetical protein"
                     /translation="MKRSEINEIKSAAEAFIHSFGAVLPPFATWSPEQMRSARADGIRA
                     RGLGWDITDYGQGRFDELGLFLFTLRNGDVTDLSKGRGMLYAEKLLVSRDKQLSPMHRH
                     IVKAEDIINRGGGDLVMEIYASDTDGGIDRDNPVIVPSDNCPVTIQPGELLRLKPGESV
                     TLMPGIWHAFWAEKGDCLIGEVSTVNDDRTDNVFEDPIPRFATIEEDAAPDFLLVADY"
     gene            12330..12995
                     /locus_tag="J8_02442"
     CDS             complement(13001..14014)
                     /gene="exuR_2"
                     /locus_tag="J8_02443"
                     /inference="ab initio prediction:Prodigal:002006"
                     /inference="similar to AA sequence:UniProtKB:Q9JMQ1"
                     /codon_start=1
                     /transl_table=11
                     /product="putative HTH-type transcriptional repressor ExuR"
                     /db_xref="COG:COG1609"
                     /translation="MSSDNEYNTPRPRRVTAQIVAEAAGVSRSSVSRAFTPGAYLDADK
                     RKKIHEVAAQMGYQPNALAAGLKDGRSHLVAVFVGNMRSAYDTEFVMALVGQLNALNKW
                     PILIDGGDQSAEKAIQQVLRYPLDALILRGGSMQAEVVTQCSKIGVPMISAGRVVEAQG
                     VDNVCCRNAEGTRIATRVLIEKGRKKFGYIGGPEAFSSSSGRRAGVLDSLAEAGLSLVA
                     ETDGDFTVDAGHRAATRLLTTHSLDALICANDATAIGALTAARDLGVSVPETLSVVGFD
                     DIEMAGWPTFDLSTVCNPIDEAVEHVIQLLEKRLKNPLKASETILIKPHFVPRGTH"
     gene            complement(13001..14014)
                     /locus_tag="J8_02443"
                     /gene="exuR_2"
     CDS             14234..15538
                     /gene="ugpB_2"
                     /locus_tag="J8_02444"
                     /inference="ab initio prediction:Prodigal:002006"
                     /inference="similar to AA sequence:UniProtKB:P0AG80"
                     /codon_start=1
                     /transl_table=11
                     /product="sn-glycerol-3-phosphate-binding periplasmic
                     protein UgpB"
                     /db_xref="COG:COG1653"
                     /translation="MTKLTFSATAAALAFTATATFAETEITWWHAMGGQLGETVNKIAE
                     DFNASQDDYKITPVYKGSYEETLTAGIAAFRAGEQPNVMQVFDAGAATVIGAKGATIPV
                     QDLLADNGVNFDINDYIAGVRYFYADSDGKMIGMPFNSSTPILYFNVDALEAAGVTPPK
                     TWEEFQTTTAPALKDAGYIALSQSHLPWIFTENFMSRHNLPFATNNNGYDGIDTQILVN
                     NDAIKAHFTAVTDWKDEGLFEWYGTGWGDNAKPFEEGKVAMWLGSSGSFGGLLQKDLPF
                     EFSATELPYWEAVTAEPTQTFIGGAALFAMSGKSDDENKATAEFFRFLTAPETQYFWHQ
                     ETGYVPITEAAYEVAKKDGHYDRFPAAEVGVNQLQAKAGDNTKGYRMGFYVQIRDIMNR
                     EYGRILTGETDVETAFKTIEKEANELLARFGKTQG"
     gene            14234..15538
                     /locus_tag="J8_02444"
                     /gene="ugpB_2"
     CDS             15611..16492
                     /gene="ugpA_2"
                     /locus_tag="J8_02445"
                     /inference="ab initio prediction:Prodigal:002006"
                     /inference="similar to AA sequence:UniProtKB:P10905"
                     /codon_start=1
                     /transl_table=11
                     /product="sn-glycerol-3-phosphate transport system permease
                     protein UgpA"
                     /db_xref="COG:COG1175"
                     /translation="MKRAGFDTIWLPVALLMPQLLIIAIFFYWPAGWALQSSFYLQDPF
                     GFGSTFVGGENYTSLLGNDQYKRVAGFTILYSVLVTFFSLAIALLLAVKADKVIRGAKT
                     YRTLLMWVYAIAPPVAGFLGILFFDQSTGPLTKFFQMFGWDFKLGVDYNATATAMVIVA
                     VWKQIPVNFIFFLSGLQSIPRSVREAAMIDNRSATGRFWQVTFPLLAPTAFFLLIINIT
                     YALFDTFGVIDALMKGEPGNNPMTLVYKVYLDGFRGNDLGGSSAQSVILMVLVLILTVF
                     QFRLVERRIHYT"
     gene            15611..16492
                     /locus_tag="J8_02445"
                     /gene="ugpA_2"
     CDS             16504..17397
                     /gene="lacG_2"
                     /locus_tag="J8_02446"
                     /inference="ab initio prediction:Prodigal:002006"
                     /inference="similar to AA sequence:UniProtKB:P29824"
                     /codon_start=1
                     /transl_table=11
                     /product="Lactose transport system permease protein LacG"
                     /translation="MAETTLETPVETHRPRRIKWGAIGDHTVLILGALLMMIPPLLALT
                     TASHDAVTIHREGLQLTLGDNLGKNFHAAMFEKGGFTQTVDGTLMLMNSFILGIGFAMG
                     KIIISMMAAYAIVYFRLRFATLAFWVIFTTLLLPLEVRILPSYEAIQKLGLTNTYTGLI
                     VPLIASATGTFFFRQFFMSVPEELAEAARIDGAGPWKFFVDILVPLSRTMIAAIFIIMF
                     VFGWNQYLWPTLITTDESFFTLVRGIKQIVLSYTDSQIPEHGQALALAIVAMIPPVAIV
                     VFFQNWFVKGLTESDK"
     gene            16504..17397
                     /locus_tag="J8_02446"
                     /gene="lacG_2"
     CDS             17409..18455
                     /gene="ugpC_6"
                     /locus_tag="J8_02447"
                     /EC_number="7.6.2.10"
                     /inference="ab initio prediction:Prodigal:002006"
                     /inference="similar to AA sequence:UniProtKB:P10907"
                     /codon_start=1
                     /transl_table=11
                     /product="sn-glycerol-3-phosphate import ATP-binding
                     protein UgpC"
                     /db_xref="COG:COG3839"
                     /translation="MAQVSLEGIRKVYPNGFQAVQTTSFTIQDGEFVVLVGPSGCGKST
                     LLRMIAGLEEITEGTLKIGDRVVNDVDPADRDIAMVFQNYALYPHMTVRKNIGYGLKNR
                     GNPASEIAAKVEDAAKMLNLTEYLDRKPAQLSGGQRQRVAMGRAVVRDPALFLFDEPLS
                     NLDAKLRNQMRIEIKALQRRLGTTAVYVTHDQVEAMTMADRIIVLNAGRIEQIGTPSEI
                     YHNPASTFVASFMGAPPMNLIRAQVEQGEVRINGYDGLMPAPASQNGPVTLGIRPEDVV
                     LDDHGNIPFRVDILEELGAHRLLHGVVGEQPFSVMTGKDDAASIGTATLNLKPEALRLF
                     DPETGRKL"
     gene            17409..18455
                     /locus_tag="J8_02447"
                     /gene="ugpC_6"
     CDS             18452..19450
                     /locus_tag="J8_02448"
                     /inference="ab initio prediction:Prodigal:002006"
                     /codon_start=1
                     /transl_table=11
                     /product="hypothetical protein"
                     /translation="MTGQTFETLPAVTLEQRNAILAAPRTAEAHRDLLSSLPAMNAVQV
                     GGRATSTHLQSDFTVAAWNVERCLFPEETAAHLGKVCPDIVLLSEVDHGMARTAQRHTT
                     EVMAAALGMTYAFGVEFHELDLGGATERGFCTDDFNSLGWHGNAILSSVPFERTSLIRL
                     DDHGHWFASDTGATDPDQPRVGGRNAIAAIIPATQGSLCVVSTHLESNADAAHRHQQFQ
                     RLLDEIDAFAPGLPVLIGGDLNTGNHLPPDFDWRRETLFGLAEREGYSWSFTAEGPTIR
                     PSLITPHPERVMKLDWLAGRGLKCLDKGILTSISDEGTPLSDHDCVWCRTG"
     gene            18452..19450
                     /locus_tag="J8_02448"
     CDS             19543..19785
                     /locus_tag="J8_02449"
                     /inference="ab initio prediction:Prodigal:002006"
                     /codon_start=1
                     /transl_table=11
                     /product="hypothetical protein"
                     /translation="MVTKAELEAEVAELRRQLAEHANPEPPKAPEPADAFVDNLGHWTA
                     QIDEVLTEFEDLPHKKPILFALGVFALGYMIGRSR"
     gene            19543..19785
                     /locus_tag="J8_02449"
     CDS             19795..20265
                     /locus_tag="J8_02450"
                     /inference="ab initio prediction:Prodigal:002006"
                     /codon_start=1
                     /transl_table=11
                     /product="hypothetical protein"
                     /translation="MSRISRNISIILRAERLIAQRQVAVAAKRTGIYAAVGLAVGLAAV
                     MLNVAGFFWLSETLSTTSAALIVAGIDLVVAVLLAVVANSMTAQTDTSDAVELRDMALR
                     DIETEIRENFADARNAVTGIRRDPLGTLTPEIVSALLGVLLKYAKTRKKPQD"
     gene            19795..20265
                     /locus_tag="J8_02450"
     CDS             complement(20267..21439)
                     /gene="ackA"
                     /locus_tag="J8_02451"
                     /EC_number="2.7.2.1"
                     /inference="ab initio prediction:Prodigal:002006"
                     /inference="similar to AA sequence:UniProtKB:Q9WYB1"
                     /codon_start=1
                     /transl_table=11
                     /product="Acetate kinase"
                     /db_xref="COG:COG0282"
                     /translation="MADHVVALNAGSSSLKFALYELVEGNRPSMRWRGQIERLGDAPRL
                     LAQSAGGRSIDRPLTNTKSHDEAIHAFLEMAREYLPDIHVRAIGHRVVHGGTVYSEPVR
                     IDASVVETLSGFIPFAPLHQPYSLAGIRAASAAFSDTAQIACFDTAFHRTHPWVNDTFA
                     LPQSYYNKGVRRYGFHGLSYDYITQKLKEIAPGLYDGRVVIAHLGNGASMCAVSGGRAV
                     ASTMGFSALDGLPMGTRSGQLDPGVVLYMMQQEGLSADEIAEILYRKSGLLGLSGISSD
                     MRTLLSADTSEARKAIDYYVFRIRRELGALSAALEGIDALVFTGGVGENSAAIRQMVCD
                     GMRWIGIEMDHARNADGGTVLSTDFSRVRILSIPTNEEMVIARAAANLME"
     gene            complement(20267..21439)
                     /locus_tag="J8_02451"
                     /gene="ackA"
     CDS             complement(21432..22826)
                     /locus_tag="J8_02452"
                     /inference="ab initio prediction:Prodigal:002006"
                     /codon_start=1
                     /transl_table=11
                     /product="hypothetical protein"
                     /translation="MKIQENKTFEQLKVGDAAQLTRLCTVDDLYAFASASGDHNPLHLA
                     TYDGDGDGLAEAVAPALWPAGLVAAVLGNYMPGAGTQTRRADLAFHLPVLAGEELTAFV
                     AVEEKRDDGDLLCSAEVRRVVDNALVLSGTVQVTPPSTHMEFDSVEVPGLIVQRHRHFD
                     ALLEKARPLEPMPTAVVAPEEPNSLSGALLGHANHIISPILVGDPDKIAAAAAELGADL
                     SGIEIVEARSHGIAAHRAVDLVVDGRAQTLMKGYLHTDELLHAVLRREKGLRTGRRLSH
                     VFVMDVPGMSRPIMVTDAAVNIAPDLETKADIVQNAIHLAHSLGIEQPKVGVLSAVETI
                     NPHMPSSVDAALLSKMAERGQITGGLVDGPLAMDNAVDLNAARTKGITSEVAGAADILV
                     APNIEAGNMVAKQLTFISHAEAAGVVIGAAVPIILTSRSDDDASRLASCAVAALHAHAN
                     KGKIHG"
     gene            complement(21432..22826)
                     /locus_tag="J8_02452"
     CDS             23366..23710
                     /locus_tag="J8_02453"
                     /inference="ab initio prediction:Prodigal:002006"
                     /codon_start=1
                     /transl_table=11
                     /product="hypothetical protein"
                     /translation="MTDHVVLICTTCQGAEAALSIAEALRERLPEGYGTRMIECMAGCD
                     HPLTVGFQAGAKAQYLFGEIQTSADIDALAAFARQYQNSSTGWTKATDRPEALLHKTLS
                     RMPPLATGAT"
     gene            23366..23710
                     /locus_tag="J8_02453"
     CDS             23707..24513
                     /gene="yclP"
                     /locus_tag="J8_02454"
                     /EC_number="7.2.2.-"
                     /inference="ab initio prediction:Prodigal:002006"
                     /inference="similar to AA sequence:UniProtKB:P94420"
                     /codon_start=1
                     /transl_table=11
                     /product="Petrobactin import ATP-binding protein YclP"
                     /db_xref="COG:COG4604"
                     /translation="MTEHAFLQVNGVGYHAYHGEVLLQDITFALHEGAVLAIAGPNGAG
                     KTTLMNLLCGSEHPSDGNVLFKGRNLRSMSATERARMIAVVSQQEYPDGRLSLREYVAL
                     GQIPIRSDRSAEAHAADLARILDLTSLNDLADKRMAVLSGGERQRAHIARALAQNPALL
                     FLDEPTNHLDPDAKGRMLSLVAGLGITVVMIVHDLVMIPEFATHVALMKSTRLTGFGPV
                     ADVLTTDRVRDTFGVDYLFFQHEGRLIPALDIRKTSVSNPVRSISE"
     gene            23707..24513
                     /locus_tag="J8_02454"
                     /gene="yclP"
     CDS             24510..25457
                     /gene="btuF"
                     /locus_tag="J8_02455"
                     /inference="ab initio prediction:Prodigal:002006"
                     /inference="protein motif:HAMAP:MF_01000"
                     /codon_start=1
                     /transl_table=11
                     /product="Vitamin B12-binding protein"
                     /translation="MKHILSVALVTAMAGGAAAHEVTVDNCGEPLVFETQPERLVVHDM
                     NMTDMAFALGLQDKIVGLTGITGWYKTSPEFDSLRGDIPELAPKYPTVENLVAVEPDLF
                     FAGWYYGMRPGGDVTPETLAPFGIKTMILSESCVHLHKDRPKASMDLLFDDVLRLGKVM
                     HVEDKAEALVSGWKDELAAIEAKTADLPKPRVFLLDGPADAPFTAGKYAIPDAMIAAAG
                     GQNVTHDMDTSWGRSSWEAVAAANPEFLVLLDYQTGNGAADTFKFLQEHPVMSQTDAVK
                     NERWIGLRYEELTPGPANIQAISKMAQAMHKGLN"
     gene            24510..25457
                     /locus_tag="J8_02455"
                     /gene="btuF"
     CDS             25459..26472
                     /gene="hmuU"
                     /locus_tag="J8_02456"
                     /inference="ab initio prediction:Prodigal:002006"
                     /inference="similar to AA sequence:UniProtKB:Q56992"
                     /codon_start=1
                     /transl_table=11
                     /product="Hemin transport system permease protein HmuU"
                     /db_xref="COG:COG0609"
                     /translation="MGRLGLTLLVGAVILAALLLVSTIYGTTSIPLSDTFKAILLGTGL
                     VDGDVSPLHRIVFDLRLPRALFAAVIGAGLGIVGVVLQTTTRNDLADPFLFGLSSGAAA
                     GAVFVITVTGDILGFWTLPLAAFCGGLVASGIVLALVHGLRTSAPEKLILAGLAVSFLF
                     SALTNYLIFAGDNRAAHSVIFWMLGGLGLARWETFPLVCAGLALILAYALYRSRWLDAL
                     LTGDVTATTLGVPVQSLRFKMFFVAALATAVFVSVAGVIGFVGLMVPHIARGIAGPLHN
                     HLVPTAAVVGAVLLTGSDILSRLMLAPQELPVGIVTTSLGSIFVFILLLRTAKPKR"
     gene            25459..26472
                     /locus_tag="J8_02456"
                     /gene="hmuU"
     CDS             26679..27194
                     /gene="napF_2"
                     /locus_tag="J8_02457"
                     /inference="ab initio prediction:Prodigal:002006"
                     /inference="similar to AA sequence:UniProtKB:P0AAL0"
                     /codon_start=1
                     /transl_table=11
                     /product="Ferredoxin-type protein NapF"
                     /db_xref="COG:COG1145"
                     /translation="MGQVTTRRAFLSARFHDEDGVTARPPGSVGPDFLKHCTKCGDCAS
                     ACPEDVIAIAADGFPVFQPSDNPCTFCGECAIACPTPALDIDLVSNWPWRAALKLDSCL
                     SMNGVSCRLCQDNCEESAIRFSLQTGGRAKPTLDVAACTGCGLCPTVCPADAISLDHTP
                     QPKMEAVQ"
     gene            26679..27194
                     /locus_tag="J8_02457"
                     /gene="napF_2"
     CDS             27191..27484
                     /gene="napD"
                     /locus_tag="J8_02458"
                     /inference="ab initio prediction:Prodigal:002006"
                     /inference="protein motif:HAMAP:MF_02200"
                     /codon_start=1
                     /transl_table=11
                     /product="Chaperone NapD"
                     /translation="MNICGCLAHVAPDYATAAAQSLSDTPGVEIHAQTEDGRFVVVVED
                     TPERLASETIMDLHQIPGVVSLTLTYHHFEDLAETRPRPDALSQTTSRRLTL"
     gene            27191..27484
                     /locus_tag="J8_02458"
                     /gene="napD"
     CDS             27481..29973
                     /gene="napA"
                     /locus_tag="J8_02459"
                     /EC_number="1.9.6.1"
                     /inference="ab initio prediction:Prodigal:002006"
                     /inference="similar to AA sequence:UniProtKB:P33937"
                     /codon_start=1
                     /transl_table=11
                     /product="Periplasmic nitrate reductase"
                     /db_xref="COG:COG0243"
                     /translation="MTHSESRRTFLKATAATATASAAGIPLATGTADAQAATPDIRWDK
                     AACRFCGTGCSVLVGTKEGRVVATQGDPDAPVNRGLNCIKGYFLSKIMYGKDRLTTPLL
                     RKTNGEYDKNGEFEPVSWDEAFDVMAAKWKEALAKKGPTSVGMFGSGQWTVWEGYAAAK
                     LMKAGFRSNNIDPNARHCMASAVVGFMRTFGIDEPMGCYDDFEHADTFVLWGSNMAEMH
                     PILWSRLTDTRLTKPGSEVHVLSTFEHRSFELADNGIVFNPQTDLAILNYIANYIIQNG
                     AVNEDFVKKHVNITKTATDIGYGLRDENQLQQDAENPNSGKMEPISFEEYAKAVEPYTL
                     EYVSELSGVPADKLEKLAKQYADPNRKVMSLWTMGFNQHTRGSWVNSLMYNVHLLVGKI
                     SEPGNSPFSLTGQPSACGTAREVGTFAHRLPADMVVANDEHREICETAWKIPEGTIPPK
                     PGFHAVLQHRMLKDGVLNAYWVQCNNNMQAAPNINEEGYPGYRNPENFITVSDPYPTVT
                     AVSADLILPTAMWVEKEGAYGNAERRTQFWHQQVKAPGEAKSDLWQLMEFSKRFTVEEV
                     WGEELLAKMPEHRGKTMFEVLFQNGNVDKYPLSETAEGFDNDEAQHFGFYVQKGLFEEY
                     AEFGRGHGHDLAPFEMYHQARGMRWPVVDGKETLYRFREGYDPYVPEGADVKFYGHKDG
                     KAKIIFAPYEPAAEEPDNEYDLWLCTGRVLEHWHSGSMTRRVPELHRAFPSAVVFMHPD
                     DARDRGLRRGQEIVLSTRRGEVTSRVETRGRNKVPRGLVFMPWFDEHQLTNKLTLDATC
                     PLSKETDYKKCACKVERA"
     gene            27481..29973
                     /locus_tag="J8_02459"
                     /gene="napA"
     CDS             30001..30819
                     /gene="napG"
                     /locus_tag="J8_02460"
                     /inference="ab initio prediction:Prodigal:002006"
                     /inference="similar to AA sequence:UniProtKB:P0AAL3"
                     /codon_start=1
                     /transl_table=11
                     /product="Ferredoxin-type protein NapG"
                     /db_xref="COG:COG1145"
                     /translation="MSGVGTPLSPQRRRFLQDSARAAGGCVAAGSLLAWLAHDARALPA
                     EALRPPGALPEQDFLSACIRCGLCVRDCPYNTLKLAELGVDAVATGTPYFTARDVPCEM
                     CDDIPCVAACPTGALDPALDNIDDADMGVAVLVDQENCLNFQGLRCDVCYRVCPVIDEA
                     ITLETAHNTRSGHHALFIPTVHANRCTGCGMCEKSCVLPVAAIKVLPARLARGSGADHY
                     RKGWEEKEAKGAPVVEGIIDLPDRLPGPGTDNLVTPGGFAPEYNLPGAGQ"
     gene            30001..30819
                     /locus_tag="J8_02460"
                     /gene="napG"
     CDS             30816..31733
                     /gene="napH"
                     /locus_tag="J8_02461"
                     /inference="ab initio prediction:Prodigal:002006"
                     /inference="similar to AA sequence:UniProtKB:P33934"
                     /codon_start=1
                     /transl_table=11
                     /product="Ferredoxin-type protein NapH"
                     /db_xref="COG:COG0348"
                     /translation="MSARTHLPVGQEAIEAKGWLGAHKYLLLRRASQLFFLVLFLLGPW
                     FGIWIVQGTLAGSLTLGVLPLTDPFVLLQSVIAGHWPELTALIGGLIVLVAYALIGGRV
                     YCSWVCPINPVTDAAHWLHRKLGLPKGWQPKRGTRLWILATVLIVSGLSGVIAWELINP
                     ITMLHRGLIFGAGFVWAMIVAIFFFDLFVSRHGWCGHLCPVGAFYGLIGTKAMLRVSAP
                     NRAACDDCMDCFAVCPENHVISPALRGKTGTTPLILSPDCTNCGRCIDVCAVDVFKFTH
                     RFDDHVAAPSDPVPAPIQRAARPT"
     gene            30816..31733
                     /locus_tag="J8_02461"
                     /gene="napH"
     CDS             31746..32183
                     /gene="napB"
                     /locus_tag="J8_02462"
                     /inference="ab initio prediction:Prodigal:002006"
                     /inference="similar to AA sequence:UniProtKB:P0ABL3"
                     /codon_start=1
                     /transl_table=11
                     /product="Periplasmic nitrate reductase, electron transfer
                     subunit"
                     /db_xref="COG:COG3043"
                     /translation="MNKLILTGVTALIPVILLSGFALAQSAQVEALRGAEVDEPVPLDQ
                     VHRTIEGRMQRNYRQQPPLIPHSIEQYQIDLRTNQCLSCHDWTKAGERNAPTLSMTHYL
                     DREGRELDQIAGTRYFCNQCHVPQADTPALVDNVFEPSSGN"
     gene            31746..32183
                     /locus_tag="J8_02462"
                     /gene="napB"
     CDS             32213..32914
                     /gene="napC"
                     /locus_tag="J8_02463"
                     /inference="ab initio prediction:Prodigal:002006"
                     /inference="similar to AA sequence:UniProtKB:P0ABL5"
                     /codon_start=1
                     /transl_table=11
                     /product="Cytochrome c-type protein NapC"
                     /db_xref="COG:COG3005"
                     /translation="MADSPEKRGWIGRIWNAIWTPTVLFSSGFLVLAGFLAGILFWGGF
                     HWTLELTNTEEFCTSCHTMETNLGEYRETIHYNNHSGVRAICSDCHVPHEWNHKIKAKI
                     MAVKDVYHELAGTIGTPEKYEEHRLSMATAVWKKMKASDSRECRNCHNFDYMDFTLQEN
                     RAASEHQRAIDTGMTCIDCHQGIAHSLPPGHLQRYQEITEELAADAPTPLGQQVADGSE
                     EIRSFLTNRSE"
     gene            32213..32914
                     /locus_tag="J8_02463"
                     /gene="napC"
     CDS             32928..33185
                     /locus_tag="J8_02464"
                     /inference="ab initio prediction:Prodigal:002006"
                     /codon_start=1
                     /transl_table=11
                     /product="hypothetical protein"
                     /translation="MLELLGTIGANIISLPGILGLALGMMTRNPLLGAVMGGVVGVAET
                     LIFAHWSFANFGTGELLIAVVVGMCAGALGSAIRIKGATV"
     gene            32928..33185
                     /locus_tag="J8_02464"
     CDS             33686..37708
                     /locus_tag="J8_02465"
                     /inference="ab initio prediction:Prodigal:002006"
                     /codon_start=1
                     /transl_table=11
                     /product="hypothetical protein"
                     /translation="MKWKGRVASVAPSVFLASIAVSACATVASADVVISAPQTTPADFL
                     IDEDITITETGAVNLTADSGPAVQINTDYTSVFTNDGTISGPAPGEQLGFGLELNGDLG
                     ETGQVINNGSIDIDIDANGSALGLGVLFDDDLAGTYQNNGTIDVNVSSDNAVALAIGTV
                     VDGVAQSTATIENNGDILVQSSSVPTENVAAAGFLFVNPAETDIDNAGTIQVTAQTGEQ
                     ASAFGFQFEGSLNGNLTNSGTISATATDGVDDVYAIGVEVITDVNGDINNTGTISVLAN
                     GSADDAIAWGIHVEGDQNGALINSGTIVATAQTTSGSADGAAVYVEGNTVGNITNSGTI
                     DARGTGTASASGAAYYLGGDFDGDFENSGTILLASDSTASEAETFGLFVSGQMDGDFTN
                     GGTITISATGSSAEARALTINGGLIGEIRNTGTLMIQVNASSEGSGTGFYIRNGLTGNF
                     ANTGTLQINVTSDTSEATASGLRVFGGMDGDIINDGTITVEAEGDFSAFAAAADIRNTL
                     TGSITNTGTLRIQAEAFSTATAGGYTITNGMVGSFSNSGTLMVSAIGSTNEARAFGLRA
                     FGGVDGDITNSGTIAAQTSAAQTSVATGFIVGGPFDGNFLNTQTITAMAEASTGSARAH
                     ALDITSTSTGQIENNGTLNVRAEGSTNAFASAIDISGGLNGDFVNSGTVRAEADNLSGG
                     SSASAFGAFIANGMTGNIENSGTLTVETNGQTLGVAAGVFVTNNGLDGDFTNSGTIMAN
                     GSAETGDGRAFGLLVNGGIDGVLTNNGTLIAEASALSSARATGIVANGGLTGSFANSGT
                     ISTTAISETDEALSQGIFTGNSSDAAASNTGNVSASATGALGATAQALSLGGVYNDAVT
                     NSGQLTAVAAIANGTGDADASGVFIADLQGTFANTGVINVAASGGDTSEAFGLNIQNFD
                     GEITEVGSISARSDTDDAYAIFLGSGTGTLNLDTQDNVDGLIRVQDHQVNLFAQGGSSV
                     FFFEDAAPGTEDFNTIISDGRSGWFVQDEGGPAPVYAAVDPAEILTSADIVAYYGTLIG
                     SSNGALRYEAAQVTRNAETGNVSGLSIGGFRPYVHLDAASRRFENVPGIDTDVTAINGS
                     VGFSGQLDNGTALAFGLGVFRTDGDTDTTDFDTDGFYIDASIGRQVGAYTVEAGLGYGW
                     LSTDRTREISGSADADADFDSTLLTVYAGVERDFETTGTIGLTGFGDLRYTRQEDDSYT
                     ETGSSANATVDDATTDVIEVRLGVEASKALNTGGVLVGQLSGVVRQGLGDSDADVTVFG
                     STQSLSFAATDFSGGSVLIGYEHEFIPNMQFEANASHEVGSDAQGPNFLAGIRWSF"
     gene            33686..37708
                     /locus_tag="J8_02465"
     CDS             complement(37763..39178)
                     /locus_tag="J8_02466"
                     /inference="ab initio prediction:Prodigal:002006"
                     /codon_start=1
                     /transl_table=11
                     /product="hypothetical protein"
                     /translation="MMMENTFDPVTGEHLKDWGHRPGKQFPALLARANEMRAEGFGLVR
                     IRQELEGEILPTPPTLDLRAPGEVPFHENIDASDPDEEDNVEKVRETMTALMRTPTIEA
                     GAIMPDACPAGPVGTIPVGGVAAARNAIHPGMHSADICCSVMITDLGNADPKAVLDAAQ
                     SVTHFGPGGRPQGKRFTTSLKLLDAFRENPFLDKLKSLRMAQEHMGTQGDGNHFLFVGR
                     SRKTGRTAIVTHHGSRGPGAVLYKNGMTVAHRFRKELSPGTPKQNAWIPADTQEGRDYW
                     DALQLIRKWTKANHNAIHQATVEAARVGDVGDRYWNEHNFVFKRGDLFYHGKGATPAWG
                     DYAADATGLTLIPLNMSEPVLVVRGKDAGHGLGFSPHGAGRNFSRSEHKRRMGSVTPDE
                     MLKAETEGLDIRFHAGGVDASELPSSYKSADSVVAQIKSYDLAEIEDYIDPYGCIMAGD
                     VPPFWMNRKKGRR"
     gene            complement(37763..39178)
                     /locus_tag="J8_02466"
     CDS             complement(39181..39324)
                     /locus_tag="J8_02467"
                     /inference="ab initio prediction:Prodigal:002006"
                     /codon_start=1
                     /transl_table=11
                     /product="hypothetical protein"
                     /translation="MAPQGQVERVQLPSVPAPGRQTHLPIQMRGGPPELFLPHLSPGPE
                     FE"
     gene            complement(39181..39324)
                     /locus_tag="J8_02467"
     CDS             complement(39654..41210)
                     /gene="rsr"
                     /locus_tag="J8_02468"
                     /inference="ab initio prediction:Prodigal:002006"
                     /inference="similar to AA sequence:UniProtKB:Q9RUW8"
                     /codon_start=1
                     /transl_table=11
                     /product="60 kDa SS-A/Ro ribonucleoprotein"
                     /translation="MANKSVFASLKGRLLPKATAKNAHGAPAFAYSDAHALAQVAVTGT
                     FGGMFYQSPQEELEYVLDVAETVEPKYLAQAAIYARQSGYMKDMPAVLLAVLARRDPVL
                     FRAAFARVVDNGKMLRTFVQVIRSGQTGRKSLGSAPKAMVQTWLNTASDRALLNANIGN
                     DPSLADVIKMVHPKPASAEREALFAWIVGRPCNLARLPQALRDWIAFRETGKGPLPDVP
                     FQMLTQLELTQVQWARIARKGSWQMVRQNLNTFQRHGVFDVTPNVDHVAASLRDPKAIA
                     KARAFPYQLMVAAQNVVPDMPRLIVDALHDAMEIAAQNVPQVAGQVVVCPDVSGSMTWS
                     VTGYRPGATSAVRHVDVAALVAASFQRVNRGCQVLPFDFDVRDVRLEPRDTILTNAERL
                     AALAGGGTNCSAPLAWLNKRGRAPDLVVFVSDNQSWVDARNGGQGTAMLKEWEVIKRRN
                     PQAKLVCIDIAPYGTTQAQTRADVLNVGGFSDAVFDQIAAFASGQTGPDHWVGEIEKID
                     V"
     gene            complement(39654..41210)
                     /locus_tag="J8_02468"
                     /gene="rsr"
     CDS             41384..42961
                     /gene="norR"
                     /locus_tag="J8_02469"
                     /inference="ab initio prediction:Prodigal:002006"
                     /inference="protein motif:HAMAP:MF_01314"
                     /codon_start=1
                     /transl_table=11
                     /product="Anaerobic nitric oxide reductase transcription
                     regulator NorR"
                     /translation="MKNVVIGFLGTQLDMGKKRRWKPTPSLTSHDHFPVHRLELLHDRK
                     FNRLAHQVKHEIAEISPETEVLLQQMDLDDPWDFQEVYGKLFDFARAYGFDEDREQYHV
                     HLTTGTHVAQICWFLLTESRHVPARLIQTGPPGPEDPTPKFDVIDLDLSRYNALQQRFD
                     QLSREYSDQLKGGIETRNAQYNTLIDRIELVASNSDEPILLLGETGTGKTELAQRIYNL
                     KLDRRRVKGRLVHVNCATLNGPDALATLFGQRRSYLGQAGTERGGLLREADGGVLFLDE
                     VDELGWSEQSILLSAIETGRFYPLGSDHEVSSRFQVIAGASHDLRALTAEGRFRPDLLA
                     RLNMWNFRLPALRDRREDIEANLHYELARSERSLGIQVGFNIDAREKFIQFATNPSTHW
                     PGNFRDFSGLVKRLCTLAPRGRITRTMVEDETAALQQDWASSTSDSDETLVRGILGSAT
                     RDIDPFDLVQLANVIRTCQRTPNLSAAGRALFSVSREKRSTQNDADRLRKYLQKFNLDW
                     HKLTVPSQ"
     gene            41384..42961
                     /locus_tag="J8_02469"
                     /gene="norR"
     CDS             43115..44215
                     /locus_tag="J8_02470"
                     /inference="ab initio prediction:Prodigal:002006"
                     /inference="similar to AA sequence:UniProtKB:Q5SK82"
                     /codon_start=1
                     /transl_table=11
                     /product="Lactate-binding periplasmic protein"
                     /db_xref="COG:COG4663"
                     /translation="MTNKLITRRSAFRTLAGAGAATLVAPHIATAAGETTTWKIQTSWP
                     GGIGLQTFKDWCATIEEKTGGELAFQAFGANDVVGDFQLADAVKNGVLDAINPFTIYYQ
                     GIIPAAVFLSSYPLGLRQPHEYDTFYYGLGGIDIARELLGRQGLHFVGPVHHGPNIIHS
                     KVPIRSVDDFAGRKMRLPGGMVAEVFSELGAETTVLPGSEIFPALEKGTIDVADFVGPA
                     VNHALGFSQVTDYIVMGPPGFMSVYQPVDIMDITVGKAAWDKLSPQMQEFVEMETHVYS
                     DLHHAAIQAADQEAWKKFEAEGTEITRLSQDDVELMTEVAVPIWFKYANRDKDAARVFK
                     IQLDYMMSGSLGYVTPEMIEGYTLDL"
     gene            43115..44215
                     /locus_tag="J8_02470"
     CDS             44290..45621
                     /locus_tag="J8_02471"
                     /inference="ab initio prediction:Prodigal:002006"
                     /codon_start=1
                     /transl_table=11
                     /product="hypothetical protein"
                     /translation="MPSVDFTLPHWLYWVGLIAFPALAMVLARKAQPEQRTYGLPLGYL
                     ILVTGGMLGLHRFYLRSLLGLVYLPVFLLILFANGEERTARNEFSNAVNIVRQAERTIS
                     RETERVATAEEGLENLRAAAEAAQNGTALQKRRAERALDRAEKAIETGRERLAESEAAL
                     AEAQPLAEIAGADRAFWSSVARYAFFTILAFLAIDALMLPRLVASARVKAAADPHEPEM
                     EIDEETAARAAEMDPGARKADQDYAENWIDRLSLYAGEFVSYWAVIAVFVYYYEVIVRY
                     VFNAPTNWAHESMYLMFGMQYLIAGSYAMLTESHVRVDIFYAPLTKPKRAWADLFTSIF
                     FFIFAGTLLVTSYIFAMDAIAVPTGNSVVSDWARGEMSFFQMFGALTFGDWTDPNIRWG
                     EISFNEWEIPLWPMKWMMVVGAVLLILQGVSKLSKDIRTIARGY"
     gene            44290..45621
                     /locus_tag="J8_02471"
     CDS             45625..46980
                     /gene="dctM_8"
                     /locus_tag="J8_02472"
                     /inference="ab initio prediction:Prodigal:002006"
                     /inference="similar to AA sequence:UniProtKB:O07838"
                     /codon_start=1
                     /transl_table=11
                     /product="C4-dicarboxylate TRAP transporter large permease
                     protein DctM"
                     /db_xref="COG:COG1593"
                     /translation="MGLDMSIELLTLVMFGSLLVLLMAGLPLAFVTGGLACVFLFVLGD
                     ARALNIVPSRIFPLMTNYQLSAIPLFIFMASMLERAGIINDMFDVIYKVLGGLKGGLAA
                     ATIIASTVLAAMVGVIGAAVVTMGIIALPAMLKRGYDTKIAMGSIMAGGTLGILIPPSI
                     LAIIYAVVAEQSVGELFIGAVIPGLMLSGMYIIYVVVRSYINPVLGPPIPVDERISNRE
                     KMRLLGKMSAPIALIVIVLGVIFSGVATPVEAAGIGTFGAFIVAAIHNKLDWPTVREAC
                     LTTLKASAMVIWIMFGATIFVGLYVLEGGQQFVQETMQGAGLGPWGILIVMQILLVVLG
                     MFLDWVGILLLCVPIFVPIIKALGAAAFGFDDPNDLVLWFGVLYLVNMQMSFLSPPFGY
                     ALFYLRGVAPPSIPMTDIFKAALPFLFLQIVGLVICMMFPWVVTWLPNIVYG"
     gene            45625..46980
                     /locus_tag="J8_02472"
                     /gene="dctM_8"
     CDS             complement(47060..47845)
                     /gene="paaF_2"
                     /locus_tag="J8_02473"
                     /EC_number="4.2.1.17"
                     /inference="ab initio prediction:Prodigal:002006"
                     /inference="similar to AA sequence:UniProtKB:P76082"
                     /codon_start=1
                     /transl_table=11
                     /product="2,3-dehydroadipyl-CoA hydratase"
                     /db_xref="COG:COG1024"
                     /translation="MSEAVLFETRDAVLIITINEPARRNVLSRLVYEPVESALRDATAA
                     ESGVRAVVITGAGGFFSAGGDLRMLKSRREMTLPEREAQIEYLHRMIRAIRACPVPVIA
                     AVEGGAAGAGASLAFACDMIVAAEDAKFTLAYVKAGLVPDGGGSGFLTMNLPRQLATEM
                     CLTGRPVLAPRMYDVGVVNRVVVPGSALKQALELARDLVSGPPEAQAAIKALLSAPYTA
                     EFEAHLLRERREMGLALGRDEALEGIRAFEEKRKPDFTN"
     gene            complement(47060..47845)
                     /locus_tag="J8_02473"
                     /gene="paaF_2"
     CDS             complement(47849..48907)
                     /gene="Acd"
                     /locus_tag="J8_02474"
                     /EC_number="1.3.99.32"
                     /inference="ab initio prediction:Prodigal:002006"
                     /inference="similar to AA sequence:UniProtKB:C3UVB0"
                     /codon_start=1
                     /transl_table=11
                     /product="Glutaryl-CoA dehydrogenase"
                     /translation="MDFNLTEDRQMLSDTVRRYLADQYDFDTRYGVLDAAPFHSPVKWA
                     ELSELGLIGAFVPEQQGGFGGTGFDITTIFEELGRGLCPEPMLAALMSTRAAADCGATA
                     LVEELVTGGKRIALAVFEPDADSLALIRTSADKSGDHWVLNGRKSVVYGLPGADGVLAA
                     ARLDEGLGLFLVENPETVDYAMIDGGGAGELILDSATAICLSENAGDIIESALNAGRLA
                     LCAEAVGVMEVLVNMTVDYLKQRTQFGRPIASFQALQHRTVDMAIEMEQCRSITILAAS
                     KLGSDAEAKYIAMAKNLIGRAGTMIAEECIQLHGGIGMTWEYPGSHYAKRLTMIDHQLG
                     DHYAQLHRVMES"
     gene            complement(47849..48907)
                     /locus_tag="J8_02474"
                     /gene="Acd"
     CDS             complement(48911..50098)
                     /locus_tag="J8_02475"
                     /EC_number="1.3.99.-"
                     /inference="ab initio prediction:Prodigal:002006"
                     /inference="similar to AA sequence:UniProtKB:P95280"
                     /codon_start=1
                     /transl_table=11
                     /product="Putative acyl-CoA dehydrogenase FadE17"
                     /translation="MDLSFTPEEEAFRAEVRAFLSENLSPKLVRKGRNSESLTKEEMEG
                     WHARLNARGWLAVTWPTEYGGPGWGAVERHIFDEECALANAPRIVPFGLNMLGPVLIKF
                     GTNKQRAEILPRILDGSDWWCQGYSEPGAGSDLASLKTRAVRDGGDYVINGQKTWTTLG
                     QHANKIFCLVRTSTEGKPQEGISFVLVDMDAPGVELRPIKLLEGGHEVNEVFFTEVRVP
                     VENLVGEENKGWTIAKYLLTHERTNIAGVGFSTRDLEKLKDLSQMLVRAGRPLAQDPLF
                     AAEMAEVEIDLEALRVTNLRMLSAAKEGAASGTQSSMLKIKGTVIRQRILSLTRTALGA
                     AAAPFPVEDLPENAVTVPEDARRAAASYFNNRKLSIFGGSNEIQRNIIAKDLFGG"
     gene            complement(48911..50098)
                     /locus_tag="J8_02475"
     CDS             complement(50101..52161)
                     /gene="fadJ_2"
                     /locus_tag="J8_02476"
                     /inference="ab initio prediction:Prodigal:002006"
                     /inference="similar to AA sequence:UniProtKB:P77399"
                     /codon_start=1
                     /transl_table=11
                     /product="Fatty acid oxidation complex subunit alpha"
                     /db_xref="COG:COG1024"
                     /translation="MAAVETKLEGQVALVKIDNPPVNAAGIDVRIGLVNAVRALEGDER
                     VKVIALYAAGRTFVAGADIREFGQPPKQPMLPEVCEILEGSAKPIVCVLHGTTLGGGLE
                     IALSCQARVGIKGLKLGLPEVNLGLLPGAGGTQRLPRLVEGMTALTMITSGKPISAETA
                     LEAGLLDDLQDGDPAKVALAAGRQVLDGALTPRVTAHLDNRITTDDLDAFRAKTRGEVA
                     ERALKAAEASNLPLSDGLKEERRLFTEAMASNAHKGLKHAFFAERAVSHIPESKAEARD
                     LQTGGVIGGGTMGSGIATAMLLAGMPVTLIEMEEDRVAFARDTITKNLEGAVKRGKLNA
                     EQRDATLAKLTCTTDMSALADVDVVIEAVFESMDVKREVFGKLDHICKQGAILATNTSY
                     LDVNEIAASTNRPQDVIGLHFFSPAHVMRLLEVVVGKDTAPEIVATSFRLAKKLRKVAV
                     RSAVCDGFIGNRILAHYRKSSAYMQLDGAPFEQIDAALEDFGFAMGPFAVSDLAGQDIG
                     WATRKRQAEFRPDEERYVEIADRVCEQGWFGRKSGKGFYIYDGKNRSVNPAVAEFAQAE
                     REAKGITARSFTDAEIVDRYMAAMVSEAARVVEDKIALRPIDVDAVFLFGYGFPRHWGG
                     PLQYADITGLAVIVQRIEQYAQEDPYYWQVPALLRELVEAGKTFNDLNKEG"
     gene            complement(50101..52161)
                     /locus_tag="J8_02476"
                     /gene="fadJ_2"
     CDS             complement(52177..52905)
                     /gene="tsaQ1"
                     /locus_tag="J8_02477"
                     /inference="ab initio prediction:Prodigal:002006"
                     /inference="similar to AA sequence:UniProtKB:Q6XL52"
                     /codon_start=1
                     /transl_table=11
                     /product="HTH-type transcriptional regulator TsaQ1/TsaQ2"
                     /translation="MPDAERDRRFAATLAKGLRIMQAFKPDDASLGNRELARRTGMPPS
                     TVARMTFTLASMGFLEQLHPSEAYRLGPSVMALGYTARAGLSFLPMAENIMQQLADDTG
                     VLVALTMRNGDAAMLTRCWRPRNASSLWLSEGHRIPMEQSAAGRAILAVEPAQAQETDQ
                     VRTDREQLESMGYVSSLGGWNRAVNACAVPFSPAPGAPPFAFLCGANTSELDREKLEQI
                     VGPKLRDTVQTLGRSLGICG"
     gene            complement(52177..52905)
                     /locus_tag="J8_02477"
                     /gene="tsaQ1"
     CDS             complement(52911..54098)
                     /gene="pcaF"
                     /locus_tag="J8_02478"
                     /EC_number="2.3.1.174"
                     /inference="ab initio prediction:Prodigal:002006"
                     /inference="similar to AA sequence:UniProtKB:Q43974"
                     /codon_start=1
                     /transl_table=11
                     /product="Beta-ketoadipyl-CoA thiolase"
                     /db_xref="COG:COG0183"
                     /translation="MLDAYIYDGLRSPFGRHGGALASVRPDDLAAQVLEALVQRSAFDA
                     AEIEDVILGNVCQSGEDSRNVARYSALLAGLPVEVGGQTVNRLCGSGMSAALDAARSVT
                     VGEAPLYVAGGVESMTRAPFTIAKSETPYARQTQIYDSAIGARFPNPRIAQMHGEYPMP
                     QTADNLAQDYQITREASDQFGYASQVRFETARARGFFDAEITPITIKGRKGATHEVTQD
                     EHPRPDVQLEKMASLRTIFPEGVTTAANASGVNDGAAMLMIGAKTDRAKPRARIVAGAI
                     AGVPPRIMGIGPALAIPKALDRAGLTMNDMDLIEINEAFAAQVLACCKHLDLDPADSRL
                     NPNGGAIAVGHPLGASGARIILTAMRYLEKTGGRYACLSMCIGVGQGIALILERV"
     gene            complement(52911..54098)
                     /locus_tag="J8_02478"
                     /gene="pcaF"
     CDS             complement(54091..55596)
                     /gene="lcfB_2"
                     /locus_tag="J8_02479"
                     /EC_number="6.2.1.3"
                     /inference="ab initio prediction:Prodigal:002006"
                     /inference="similar to AA sequence:UniProtKB:O07610"
                     /codon_start=1
                     /transl_table=11
                     /product="Long-chain-fatty-acid--CoA ligase"
                     /db_xref="COG:COG0318"
                     /translation="MHRIHHLIDGKDPATLAIIDHDETRLSYEELRGAVREAARMLRAH
                     GVRPGDRVAVLAENCATYAAVVLALSDLDAWIVPLNARATEQEVDTVIAHSGARCVICT
                     SDVSDAARAHAQRLGAVSSGQLCCGSLVVSPLRDETPEPVEAGAGQVAAILYTSGTSGA
                     PKGVMLTHDNLLFTANASKQRRQATAADQSLVVLPGTHIFGFSSIILTTFLAGGCLRFQ
                     PRFDPVQVIAGLHSGATMLSGVPQMFALILKHCKDNGIDRVDSGLRYLSSGGSPLDPSW
                     KRRVERIFGCPIHNGYGLTEGSPGIATTQPENPPQDDSVGPALPGIDVRLDNPGADGVG
                     ELLARGRNIMKGYYRNPEATAQAFTPDGFLRTGDLARIEEDGRIYIVGRCKEVIIHSGF
                     NVYPPEIEAALNAHPSVTQAAVVGRARDGNEDVLAFVTLRVPATVAELKAHLGETLVRY
                     KIPHHIVVTDALPEAATGKILKHKLVRAFAPELAQLDLEAKNA"
     gene            complement(54091..55596)
                     /locus_tag="J8_02479"
                     /gene="lcfB_2"
     CDS             complement(55692..56870)
                     /gene="fadA_2"
                     /locus_tag="J8_02480"
                     /EC_number="2.3.1.16"
                     /inference="ab initio prediction:Prodigal:002006"
                     /inference="similar to AA sequence:UniProtKB:O32177"
                     /codon_start=1
                     /transl_table=11
                     /product="3-ketoacyl-CoA thiolase"
                     /db_xref="COG:COG0183"
                     /translation="MKRAVLVSTARTGLAKSFRGGFNNTFGASLMGHSIQHAVDRAGVD
                     PALIEDAFIGCGFPEGTTGANIGRQSVLRAGLPVTVGATTINRFCSSGLQAIAMAAHAV
                     VQDGVPAAIAGGVESITLRDQTPGPFDRDPWLLEHKPDVYLTMIETADIVAARYGVTRE
                     AQDELALESQKRTAAAQAAGKFDDEIVPMQAVQRVKDKETGEISEKAVTIDRDDCNRPN
                     TTLEGLAGLEPVRGADQFVTAGNASQLSDGSSACVVVDSDFAAREGLEPLGAFMGFAVA
                     GCEPDEMGIGPVFAVPRLLKRHGLTVDDIDLWELNEAFASQALYCRQTLGIDPEICNVN
                     GGSISIGHPFGMTGARMAGHLLIEGRRRGAKYAVATMCIGGGMGAAGLFEVF"
     gene            complement(55692..56870)
                     /locus_tag="J8_02480"
                     /gene="fadA_2"
     CDS             complement(56945..57922)
                     /locus_tag="J8_02481"
                     /EC_number="1.6.5.11"
                     /inference="ab initio prediction:Prodigal:002006"
                     /inference="similar to AA sequence:UniProtKB:Q9I4V0"
                     /codon_start=1
                     /transl_table=11
                     /product="NADH:quinone reductase"
                     /db_xref="COG:COG2070"
                     /translation="MKTRITELFDIQHPIMQGGMHYVGFAELAAAVSNAGGLGTITALT
                     QKTPKDLANEIARCKDMTDKPIAVNVTFLPTVNAPDYPAIIKTIIDGGVQIVETAGRNP
                     VQVMPYLKEAGIKVIHKCTSVRHSLKAQEIGCDAVSVDGFECGGHPGEDDIPNMILLPR
                     AADELEIPFVASGGQADGRSLVASLSMGADGINLGTRFIATKEAPVHQNVKDAIVAASE
                     LDTRLVMRPLRNTERVLTNTAVERVLETERAKGTELQFEDIMNEVAGVYPRVMQDGEMD
                     AGAWSCGMVAGLIHDIPTCQELIDRIMSDANEIITDRLAAFSRD"
     gene            complement(56945..57922)
                     /locus_tag="J8_02481"
     CDS             complement(58016..58945)
                     /gene="kdgK"
                     /locus_tag="J8_02482"
                     /EC_number="2.7.1.45"
                     /inference="ab initio prediction:Prodigal:002006"
                     /inference="similar to AA sequence:UniProtKB:E0J5J4"
                     /codon_start=1
                     /transl_table=11
                     /product="2-dehydro-3-deoxygluconokinase"
                     /translation="MLAFGSRKALAIGEAMIEMADIGNETYRRGFAGDTFNTAWHMAQL
                     LGDAAEVGFVTKVGMDSVSDAFVEQSQQDGLDVSGVGRSEARTMGLYMIELDGVERSFQ
                     YWRDTSAARLLADDLEWLEQAVTGAGLIHLSGITLAILSEPARETLFEVLTKARAQGAI
                     VSFDPNVRPRLWRSAEETRAVLARINTLTDIALPSFDDESALWGDESPVQTVERLRRAG
                     VVEIAVKNGAAALTAFCDDHLSEVPTQYVDGVRDTSGAGDAFNAGYLSARFKGCDQEKA
                     VHWGQRTAGEVIRHFGARIPKDRMKEID"
     gene            complement(58016..58945)
                     /locus_tag="J8_02482"
                     /gene="kdgK"
ORIGIN
        1 ccacaccgat atagggtccg tcacgccaaa gcgcacggat ggatggcccc ccgcgacatc
       61 gcggagggcg tcgtttcaaa gcgatcaggc gcttttgaac ttgttgacga attcggtccg
      121 ggtttcagcg taccacggtg cttcggccgg ccacgggttg aggttggcca gcgagtcgcc
      181 cggataggcc tcggcaaagt tcttcttata ggtgtcgccc gagtattgat cggcacccag
      241 aaccggcgag ttatagccat ggctatcaat cgccacacca gccggcttcg cctgataagc
      301 gaagtcgatg aaggcgtaga tctggtcgat atttgccgca ccggtcggaa tcgacatacc
      361 gtcaacccag gccatcgcac cttcgacagg agcttggtag tgcaccggct cgcccgccga
      421 tttcagcgct agcggcggac catcccaggt ctggccgaca acaacacctt cgttcagcag
      481 gccgtttttc tgagtatccg cgtcgttcca gatcagtttg atccggttct tgcgttcgat
      541 gcaccagtcg gtgatctgac cccaaacctt gcgcatggtg tcctcgtcac cataagcggc
      601 ccagaccgag cccggctcca tctcacccga acgttccatg taaagacctg cgcccagcat
      661 catcgaatgc gcgcggccca tggttttgcc cgcattctcc tcggaccaaa catcgccata
      721 agacggcgca tcgccctcgg gcagccacag atcggtgcga taggcaatgc cctcggtgcc
      781 ccagatatgc ggcagccagt gcacgcccgc atcgccaaag ttccacgcat ctgtgccaat
      841 tgcggccatc gccgggttca ccagatcaat cggcaccttg ttcatgtcga agggctgcaa
      901 cagctccaga ggttcccact gcaacgaccg gttgttggtg ggcgagacga tgtcaaagcc
      961 ctggcccttg gtcgccttca tcttgttgat gatctcttcg ttcgacccga tgccggtata
     1021 gttgaccttg attccggtca gagtttcaaa ctcttgcagg aaactgggtg gcagataatc
     1081 cgaccacatc agaatgttga tctcacctga agaggccagt gcgcttttgc tgtaaagagg
     1141 ggccgccaga gccgcggcgc ctgcgctttt cagcaccgtc cgcctggaca ggtttgttag
     1201 tttagtcatt gttagatctc ccgttgtaaa tccgtttttt tgtttttgtg gatacaggtt
     1261 agacctttgc gatccagctg tcagtccaaa agtgacagtt ggcagtttcc ataagtccag
     1321 tttgaattga cttgacgcct ttgcgaccgc gtaacaccgc tggtcgacgt gtcggaagat
     1381 ttaaccaacc ggtgcgttca caagctaaaa aacacgttcc attatccgat taaggcacgt
     1441 tggaatacct ggcggcgtgg ccgacaggta caatcgaaat gatcaacgct gatgattaaa
     1501 ttggacttca ccaattcgca gaaaagtcag gacctgcagc gcatagattt tccgtcgtga
     1561 aacaaatgca ccttttcagg acgggctgag acaccaacag tttgtccccg catattgcgc
     1621 tggatacctt gcaacttggc aatcacagat tcagccccgg tgcggttttc aaagtacagc
     1681 agtgtgactt cgcctagtgc ctcggtgaag tccaccaccc cttgaaaggc cgcgtccgcg
     1741 tcagctggaa caaaatcttc tggccggatg ccgacattca cttgtttgcc catgtcctcc
     1801 gcctgggtcg cgatagcgct cgtgatcgtt ccaccggcct ctagcgtgac aactgtcgtt
     1861 tcgcccgttt gtgtgatgat accgggcagc aggttcatcg agggcgagcc gatgaattgc
     1921 gcgacaaatt cgttatccgg cgtctcgtac aattccagtg gtgtcccaac ttgcgcgatc
     1981 cccttattgg caagcaccac gatgcgactg gccaaagtca tcgcctcgac ctgatcatgg
     2041 gtcacgtaga tcatggtgct gtcaggcatc gcctctttca ggcgcgcgat ttcgatccgg
     2101 gtggcaactc gcagggcggc gtcgagattc gagagcggtt cgtcgaacag atagaccttg
     2161 ggatcgcgga caatggcccg cccaatggca acccgctgac gttgtccgcc cgaaagtgcc
     2221 ttggggagcc gatccagaaa tggttcaagc tgaaggatac gcgcggcacg ttcgacagcg
     2281 gcatccacat ccgccgcagg catctttgcg atcttgagag caaaggccat attctcgcgc
     2341 acggtcatgt ggggataaag cgcatagctt tggaacacca tcgcaatgcc gcgctgcgcc
     2401 gggggcacat cgttcatcac ctgcccttcg atctcaagcg ttccgcccga gatcttctcc
     2461 aaccctgcaa tcatacgtag caaggtggat ttaccgcagc ccgaaggacc gacgaacacg
     2521 atcagctcgc cccggtcaat gtccagattg atgttcttca gaacatctac atgaccatat
     2581 gtcttggcca cgtccgtgag tttgagttca gacataacct accccttgtc ccgcgccagc
     2641 agacagaatt gcgcagcgtc gagggacaat gccccttccc cgtcgacact gcccaactcc
     2701 tccccgatta cataccagtt cccctccggc agagtgattt gggtcggatc cgagcccaga
     2761 ttgaaggcac agaaaacctg ctcggtcggg gcgtcccgca ggaaagtcag aacagggccg
     2821 gtctgggcca tctgcttctg ctccccggac atcagtgccg gatgcgcatg tcgcagcgca
     2881 atcgcgcggc gatagtgatg caacatcgaa ttggggtcct gttccaacct gtcgacggcg
     2941 cgttcggctt gcagcgggct gacgggcagc cacggtcggc cagcactaaa acccgattgc
     3001 tcgtcctgcg cggcccagac catcggtgtg cggcacccgt cgcgtccttt gaattcgggc
     3061 cagaattcga tgccgtaggg atcttgcaga tcttcgaacg ccacatcggc ctcgggcaga
     3121 cccagttcct caccctgata caggcaggca gagccgcgaa ggcacatcat cagaaccgca
     3181 tgctgtcgaa cggcctcgtc gcttaatccc caacgcgtcg cgtgtcgcga tacgtcatgg
     3241 ttcgagaagg cccagcaagg ccacgcatca ccggccttgt cctctaactg atcgaaaacc
     3301 tgtttggcat aagtcgccgt tagcgcgcgt ttttccagaa actcgaaagc atagcacatg
     3361 tgcatccgct tatcgccggt ggtgtattcg cccatgatct caagcccgcg ctgcgcgtcg
     3421 ccgacctcac ccagacaggc gcggccttcg tattcgtcgg tcaacgcacg caaccgttcg
     3481 aggaaggcga tattctcagg ctggctcttg gagaaaaggt gatcttgatg gttatacggg
     3541 ttcaccatgg gcgcgattga ggcgttgcgc tgctccatcg gcaggccggg gttgtcgcgc
     3601 agctgcttgt catggaagta gaagttgatc gtatccaacc ggaatccgtc gacacccaaa
     3661 tccaaccaga atcgggccac atccagcaag gcgtcctgaa ccgccgggca atgaaaattc
     3721 aagtcgggct gcgaagtcag gaagttgtgc agataatact gcaaccggcg cgaatcccac
     3781 tgccaggccg agcctccgaa gatcgacaac cagttgtttg gcggcgttcc gtccggtttc
     3841 gggtccgccc agacatacca atcggacttt tcgttttcgc ggttggacct gctctcgcta
     3901 aaccacgggt gctgatccga ggtatgcgac aacacaagat cgatcatcac tttcagccca
     3961 agcccatgcg cctgatccag aagctctttg aaatccgcca tcgttccgaa catcggatcg
     4021 acatcgcggt aatcgctgac atcatatccg aagtccttca tcggagattt gaagaacggc
     4081 gatatccaga tcgcatcgac cccaagcgag gcgatatagc ccagacgctg agtaatccct
     4141 ttcaggtcgc caattccgtc gccgttgctg tcctgaaagc tgcggggata gatctgatag
     4201 atcacaccgc cgcgccacca atcggacgct gcttgggtta ccttggttgt gtccacagtg
     4261 ttctgcacgt tcatcagaag cctctatttg acggatccgg ccagcaagcc ccggaccaga
     4321 tatttttgca ttgcgaagaa aacgatcagc ggtaccgcga tcgatacgaa cgccgccgtg
     4381 gccagaattt cccagttgcc gccccgcgtg cccagcagtt cgacaatctg gttggtcatg
     4441 acggtggtct gaccagacgc gtcgatcaaa aagaccttgg caaccagcag atcattccaa
     4501 gtccaaagga actggaagat cgcgaaagag gccagcgccg ggaaacttag cggcaggatc
     4561 agtttggtga agatctgaaa ctcggtcgct ccgtcgaccc gcgcgttttc gatcaggtct
     4621 cggggaaggc cagccatgta gttgcgcagc aggtagattg ccagcggcat cccgaacccg
     4681 gtatgggcca tccaaacgcc aagatagcct ttcccgatcc cgatattgag gtggaatttc
     4741 agcaatggga tcagcgccaa ctgtagggga accaccaaca acccaacaac ggcggcgatc
     4801 agcaaggcgc ggccggggaa atccatccac gccaacgcat aggccgcaaa ggcggccacc
     4861 aagatcggaa tgattgtcgc cgggatggtc acagtcaaag tattgaagaa cgcccgcccc
     4921 atgctgtcag aggaatcttc agccaacaaa accttgtggt aattggccaa cgtaaactcg
     4981 ggcggcaatt ctgcggtcgc gaatacacgg gcacctcggc tgccggtaaa ttcttccgaa
     5041 ttctccatcc tgtagttgcc ctgcgcgtcc acagtgatcg tacccccccg acgcagctca
     5101 gcagtatcac ccggaacaaa cgcatccacg gcccgagagc tgacacccca ttgagagatc
     5161 gtagccgtcg tgcccgcgtc aaacaggttg ccttcgatca cgtaaacccc gttttccaga
     5221 acctgtgtgt ccggcgctgc agaccgcaaa gtcagattct gttcggacgg gaagagagat
     5281 ttccaccagc cgcttgtggc aatctgatcg gccgtgcgaa aagacgagat caacagcccc
     5341 agtgttggca ccacccaaag cacgaccaga aatatgaccg aggcatggac gacccagcgc
     5401 agcgccggtt tggttcctgc aatatcgctc atcgcctcac tccatctctt tgcgcgcgtt
     5461 gcgcacgttc cagatcaaga tcggtgttac cagcagcata atcaccatgg ctgaagccga
     5521 ccccacaccc cagtcattgg cgcggaacag cttgtcatac atgtagttgg ccagaacctg
     5581 tgtctcccac tggccgttgg tcatggcaaa gacgatgtca aagaccttga gcacggtgat
     5641 cgtgatcgtg gtccatacga ctagaattgt ggtcttgatc tgcggcacct tgatgcggaa
     5701 gaaaatctgg aacgggttgg cgccgtccag aatggcggcc tcgatggttt cctcggggat
     5761 gccacgcaag gccgcggaca ggatcaccat ggcaaagccg gtctgaatcc aaatcagcac
     5821 gaccatcagg aagaaactgt tccagaacgg gatggtcagc caagtttgcg gctcggtccc
     5881 gccaaagaag atataaaggg cgttcagcat cccgatctga tcctgttcgg ccgggcgagt
     5941 gtcatagacc agcttccaga tcaccgatgc acccacaaaa gaaatcgcca tcggcatgaa
     6001 gatcagcgac ttggcgatat tgccccaacg aatgtggtcg gtcagttgcg caaccaaaag
     6061 acccaaagcg gtggacatcg ccggcacgat gatcaaccag aacatgttgt tgcgcatggc
     6121 ttcccagaat ttgggctcat tcgccatctg gatgtagttt tccaggccca cccattcata
     6181 gcccccaccg ggtacccgat ccgtaaggga caagcgcagc gtttcgacca ccggataagc
     6241 cagatacaga cccaacgccg ccaacgccgg gaacagaaac aaccacggac ggatcatgtt
     6301 ggcgcggttg atattgcgcc ctacattcgg gccgcgcgcc gggaacagca ctttgtccag
     6361 aaattggttg gagaggtaga aatagcccac acaccctgac acgccgatgg cgatggtcag
     6421 caggccctgt aatgccggat gcatgccgcg tctcccttgc gacggtggca ggcaacccga
     6481 actggcgggt tgccctatca ggaacgctta gtccagcgcg tcccaggagg attggatttc
     6541 gttggcaacc tcttccgccg aggccccgcc agcatagtcg accatgccgg tccagaacgt
     6601 ccctgcgcca acaccgccgg gcattaggtc agacccgtca aaccggaaag tggtcgcacc
     6661 cagaaggatg tcgttcatct tcttcaacgt cgggtccgag aacagcgagg tatcaacgcc
     6721 cttatgcggt gtcaggaacc cggttagctg catccatgtc tcgtgcgctt cgggggtttg
     6781 cagatactcg atcaaagcat gagcgccggg gctgtcattg gtgatcgccc aaagtgtgcc
     6841 ggcacccaga accgggctgc ccaagtcttt gctttcatag gctgggaaat agaagaaatc
     6901 cgcatcctca cccacgaccg tgccttccgg gaagaaagcc ggaatgaacg atgcctgacg
     6961 gtgcagatag cattgcggcg gagagctgaa catgcctttg ggactgtcgc ggaaatcggt
     7021 tgtggctacg gcccctgccc caccagcgac atagtcgtca ttgcgggcga aggctccgaa
     7081 ttcttcgatg gccgcgatga cctttgggtc attgaacttc atctcatttg cgacccaggc
     7141 gtcataatcc gcgggcgatt gtgtgcgcag catcatgtcc tcgacccagt cggtcgcggg
     7201 ccagccggtc gctccgccag accccagacc gatacaccaa ggcgtctcgc cgtccgccac
     7261 gatctggtcc gtcagagctt tgagttcttc catcgtggtc ggcacttcgt acccggcgtc
     7321 ttcgaagttc tcgggaacat accagaccag cgatttcaca tcgaccttgt agaaaaatcc
     7381 gtaaagattg tctgcgccgt ccggacctgc gtaagtcccc agatcgaccc aggattgacc
     7441 cgcagcgtaa ttgtcgcgaa tccaatcgga tgtgccatct gccaaaggcg tcagaaagcc
     7501 ggatttggcc atatccgccg ccagaccggg ctgcgggaac accgcaacgt taggggcaga
     7561 tcctgcttcc gcatcgatgc ggatctgctg ttcgaaacta tccgagccga cataggcgta
     7621 ctcatgcccg gtcgcggcag caaagccgtc cagcaccttt tcgacatttt cctgatccgg
     7681 tcccaaccag gggccaaaca ccgtgacctt gtcggcatgc gccgcgcccg ccatcagggc
     7741 gaacgttgcc gcgcctgcgt aaagcgagtg tttcatgaat tctcctccca actctgttgc
     7801 gcccatgaga ctcagttttc aaagcgcttt gaatgacggg ttttatccgc taacattcaa
     7861 gttctgtcaa tattaggttt gaaattcgcc taaaaattaa taaaacacac ggtgagtaga
     7921 aacaggttga cccaatagga aaacccactc acaacagttt tgccaccaat ttgaaggcgc
     7981 tttgaagcga aatgaaccta aagcagctct cagaaatcct cggtctttcg caaacaacgg
     8041 tcagtcgcgc gctgaacgga taccccgagg tgaacgaggc cacgcgagag cgggttcagg
     8101 ctgcggcgac caaacacggc tatcgcccga acagccgcgc taagggactg gccacggggc
     8161 gttctatggt gatcgggcac gtgatcccca gttcctcgca acatgaaatg gtcaacccga
     8221 tcttcgggga ttttgtcgcc ggggccgctc gaacctatgg cgcgcatggc tatgacatga
     8281 tgttcaccaa tgccgacgat acctcgatcg aacgcaccta tcgggacctc ttccaacgcg
     8341 gcgcagtcga tggggtcgtt ctgcaaggcc ccaaggtcaa cgaacaccgg atcgaggttt
     8401 tgacccgcat ggcggttccg ttcattgtac atggccgctc gaccgggatc gaggtgccgt
     8461 atgactgggt cgatgtgaac aacaaaagct cattcctgag ggcaacccgg tttctgattg
     8521 atctggggca caaacgtatc gcgctgatca atgggttaga ggatatggac ttcgcccaac
     8581 gtcggcgcga aggatatctg caggctctgc aagaagccaa tctgacgccc gaacccgctc
     8641 tgatgcgcag tgccgagatg accgaggttt acggccatca cgaagcccgc gacatgctgc
     8701 acctggacaa ccccccgacg gccatattgg tctcgtcaat gatttctgcc atcggggtgc
     8761 ggcgcgcttt gaatgaagca gggctgaaaa tgggtcgcga tgtatcggtc atcgcacatg
     8821 atgacgacct gtcctatctc aagaatggac aggatgtgcc gatctttacg gcaacgcgat
     8881 cctcggtccg gcaggctggg gaaatcgccg ccgaaatgtt gatcgaccgg atcaaatcac
     8941 cggacgaccc ggttaaaact agattgctgg aggccgaact ggtagttggc ggctcgaccg
     9001 gccccgctcc tgacaggttc tgaacatgaa atatacccgc gctgatttcc ccaaagattt
     9061 cctctttggt gtcgcaacat ctgcctatca gatcgaaggc cacgcgcagg gtggcgcagg
     9121 tcagacccat tgggacacct ttgcccgcac gcccggcaat gtggtgcggg gcgaaaacgg
     9181 agatctcgct tgcgatcacc tcaaccgttt cgatcaggac tttgatctgg tgcgcgatgc
     9241 cgggtttgat tgctatcgct tttcaaccag ctgggcccgg gttctgcccg aaggacgagg
     9301 ggccgtgaac caagccggat tggactatta cgaccgactg gccgatgcgc tgctggaacg
     9361 cggcattcgc ccctgtgcga cgctctatca ttgggaactg ccctcgccgc tagcggatct
     9421 gggcggctgg cgaaatcggg atatcgctgg gtggttcgcc gacttcactg aggtcattat
     9481 gggccgcatc ggcgaccgga tgttcagtgt tgcccccatc aacgaaccct ggtgcgtaag
     9541 ctggctgagc cacttcgacg gtcaccacgc cccgggcctg cgcgatatcc gcgcgacggc
     9601 tcgcgcgatg catcatgttc tgctggcgca tggccgcgcg atcgaggcga tgcgtggtct
     9661 gggcatgtcc aacttgggag cggtgttcaa tctggaatgg gccgaacccg ccgatgacag
     9721 cgccgaagcg cgcaaagccg ctgacttgta tgacggtatc tacaaccgct tctttctggg
     9781 cggcgtattc aacaaagcct atccgcaaaa tgttctggac gggttggaac cctatctacc
     9841 cgctggctgg caggatgatt tcgacacgat cggcgcgccc gtggactggt gcgggctgaa
     9901 ctactacacc cgcaaactga tcgcgcccgc cgacaccgcc tggcccagcc tgcaagaggt
     9961 ccctggcccc ctgcccaaaa cgcaaatggg gtgggaaatt gagccttccg ccctgacacg
    10021 tttcctgacc cgggccgctc gtgaatatac cagcgatctg ccgatctatg tgaccgaaaa
    10081 tggcatggcc agctctgagc gccagcaaga tgaggaccgg atcgactacc tcaaccagca
    10141 ttgggccgct gtgaaagacg cgttggatca ggatgtgccc gtcaaaggct attttatctg
    10201 gtcgctgctg gacaactacg aatgggccct tggctacgag aagcgctttg gtctggttga
    10261 tgtggatttc gacacgatgg ggcggacgcc caaagcgtcc tttgaggcgg tgaaaactgc
    10321 cctcgccggt gcacaagtct ctgtcccctt agcacaaccc gccggagcca tgcatgaaca
    10381 ctggaatctg gtggccgata tcggcgggac caacacccga ttgggggtta tctcaaacgg
    10441 gagactcacc gatctgcgca aatacccaac gggacagctg ccgcaactgc tcgaggcgtt
    10501 tcacagcctg cgcgacgaag ttggcaccga cccccgcgcg gttgtcgccg ccggggcggg
    10561 ccctgtgcgg gatggtacga tccgactgac caacgcgcag cttgatttgt ccgaggatga
    10621 catcggacgc gcgaccggcg cgcaacatac ttttgtgatc aatgacttca ccgcagccgc
    10681 gtggtctgtg gctgaaatca gggccggtga tgtcgaggtt ttgcaaggtg cggaaacccc
    10741 gccggtcggc actcgcttgg tcgttgggcc gggcaccggg cttggggttg ggtcgctgct
    10801 ctattccgag gggcactacc atacggcatc tggcgaaggc ggccatgtag gtctgtcccc
    10861 gcgccacgct gacgaggttg aagtatttcg cgccgcccgc gaggtcgcga ccgagtgttt
    10921 ctttgacgac tcgctgaccc ttgaggccga gatgttcctg agcggcaccg gcctgcccat
    10981 cctctaccaa gccatccaac tcgcagccgg tcaaaccaac gcggaaaccc gtcccgcaaa
    11041 ggatatcctg caagacgcgc tggcccaaac cgaccctcat gcggtacgcg cggcccatat
    11101 gttcaccact catctggggg ctgtcatggg cgatatggct gtgaccatga tgccagcggg
    11161 cggtgttttt ctggtgggcg gcgtggccga aaagaaccgt tggctgttca aggacacctt
    11221 ccgcgacgct ttcaacgccg ggggtcggtt cagtgagcta cgccggtcga tgaacctcta
    11281 tgtctcggaa caggatgaat ttggcattgt tggcgctaac aatttctgca aaagtgcgct
    11341 cgcgcgtcgg atggcctgac gcggccaaac tggaaaggtc ccggcatgat cctgtgctgc
    11401 ggtgaagcgc tgatcgacat gatccccacc ccaaccaccg acggggcaca gggctttgtc
    11461 ccccattcag gcggagcgat cttcaacacc gccatagcgc ttggtcgtct gggcgcgtcg
    11521 gttgggatgc tgactggctt gtccagcgac atgttcgggg cacaactgtc cgacgcgctg
    11581 accgacagcc acgtggatca gactcatgtc atccgctcgg accgtccatc gacactggcc
    11641 tttgtgcagt tgaaggacgg acaggccagc tacagctttc tagatgaaaa ctcggccggg
    11701 cggatgctgc ggcccgagga tatgcccgcg cagttgcccg gcaccacagc gctctatttc
    11761 ggtggtatca gcctggcctg cgaaccttgt gcggatgcgt atgcggcctt gttggaccaa
    11821 catgccgacg cgtgcgctgt gatgctcgac cccaatatcc gccccggctt tatcgcggat
    11881 gagacccggt accgcacccg cctgaaccgc atgatcgaac aggccgacat cgtaaaagta
    11941 tctgacgaag acttgaattg gatcgtcccc ggacctgaat ccctgaccga gaaagtccct
    12001 gccctgctgg aagccggacc gtctgttgtc attattacca agggcagcga gggcgcctcg
    12061 gcctatctac acgacgggtc cgagacctcg gtgtcggtca aacaggtgca ggtggtcgac
    12121 acagtcggag cgggcgacac gttcaatgcg ggcgttctgg cccagcttga cgcggacggc
    12181 ttgttgacca aatccggtct acgctcggtg gacgtcagtg ccatacgatc cgctctaagc
    12241 aaaggggccg aggttgccgc cgtcaccgta tcccgcgccg gggcgaatcc gccctgggca
    12301 cacgaactct gaccacgaag gccaaaccga tgaaacgttc cgaaatcaac gagatcaaat
    12361 ccgcagccga ggcgttcatt cattcctttg gtgcggttct gcctcctttc gcaacatggt
    12421 cgcctgaaca gatgcgcagc gctcgggccg atggcattcg cgcgcgggga ttgggctggg
    12481 atatcaccga ttacggtcag ggccgatttg atgagcttgg attgttcttg tttacactgc
    12541 gcaacggcga tgtcactgac ctgagcaaag ggcgcggtat gctttatgcg gaaaaactgc
    12601 tggtctcgcg ggacaaacaa ctctcaccaa tgcaccgcca tatcgtgaag gccgaagaca
    12661 tcatcaaccg gggcggcggt gatctggtga tggagatcta tgcctcggac acggatggcg
    12721 gcatcgaccg cgacaacccg gtcattgtgc caagcgacaa ctgcccggtc acgatccaac
    12781 ccggtgaact gttgcgcctg aagcccggtg aaagcgtgac attgatgccg ggtatctggc
    12841 atgccttttg ggcggagaaa ggcgattgcc tgataggcga agtctcaacc gtcaacgatg
    12901 accgaaccga caatgtgttc gaggacccaa ttccgcgctt tgccacgatc gaggaagatg
    12961 ccgcgcccga tttcctgctg gtggccgatt actgaaaatc tcaatgcgtg ccgcggggca
    13021 cgaagtgagg tttaatcaga attgtttcgc tggctttcaa agggttcttc agccgtttct
    13081 ccaaaagttg gatgacgtgc tcgacagctt cgtcgatcgg gttgcaaacc gttgacagat
    13141 cgaatgttgg ccagccagcc atctcaatat catcgaaccc cacaactgac agggtttctg
    13201 gaactgatac tcccaagtct cgggccgctg tcaaagcccc aatcgcggtt gcatcattgg
    13261 cacaaatcaa tgcatccagt gaatgcgtgg tcagcaggcg ggtggccgcc ctgtggccgg
    13321 cgtcgacagt gaagtcgccg tcggtttcgg caaccagcga aagcccagcc tcagccaaac
    13381 tgtccagtac cccagcccgg cgaccgctag aagaggagaa agcctcgggg ccaccgatat
    13441 agccgaattt ctttcttccc ttttcgatca gaacccgagt ggcaatccgg gtgccctcgg
    13501 cgtttcgaca acaaacattg tcaacaccct gggcctcgac gacgcgccca gcggaaatca
    13561 ttggaacccc gatcttgctg cattgcgtga cgacttcggc ctgcatactt ccaccacgca
    13621 ggatcaacgc gtccaacggg tagcgcaaga cttgctgaat tgccttttcc gcagactgat
    13681 cgccgccgtc gatcaggatc ggccatttgt tcagcgcgtt caattgccca accaaagcca
    13741 ttacgaactc ggtgtcataa gcgctgcgca tatttccgac aaaaacagcg acaagatgcg
    13801 agcggccatc tttcagccct gccgccagcg cattgggctg ataccccatc tgcgccgcga
    13861 cctcatgtat ctttttccgc ttatctgcat ccagataggc gccaggtgtg aacgcgcgtg
    13921 acacagacga ccgcgataca cctgccgctt cggccacaat ctgggcagtc acccgccggg
    13981 gtcgcggggt gttatattca ttgtcactgc tcacgcacta gctgtcctct gtttctgaat
    14041 aatttgtcaa taatgctaaa aatctttcac cgaactgtca catgcaaagc gtatgtgacc
    14101 acgtgtgcac aagatgtgca tcacgaatgg gattcgccct atttgtgcag atttttgacg
    14161 ctgcctgggg cttcggcccc gcaacctggt gcgctgacca aaaccttggt ccgcggccaa
    14221 accggagaga gacatgacca agctgacctt cagcgctacc gccgccgcac tcgcctttac
    14281 tgcgaccgca acttttgccg aaaccgagat cacatggtgg cacgcaatgg gcggccaact
    14341 gggtgaaacc gtcaacaaga ttgccgaaga tttcaacgcc tcgcaggacg attacaagat
    14401 cactccggtc tacaagggca gctatgagga aacactgacc gcaggtatcg ccgccttccg
    14461 tgcgggcgag cagcccaacg tcatgcaggt cttcgacgcc ggtgccgcca ccgtgatcgg
    14521 agccaaggga gcaactatcc ccgttcagga tctgctggcc gataatggcg tgaatttcga
    14581 catcaacgac tacatcgccg gtgtgcggta tttctatgcc gacagcgacg gcaagatgat
    14641 cggcatgccc ttcaactcgt ccacgccaat cctgtatttc aacgtggacg cgctggaagc
    14701 tgcaggtgtc actccgccga aaacctggga agagttccag acaaccactg ctcctgcgct
    14761 gaaagacgcg ggctacatcg cgctcagcca gtcgcacctg ccctggattt tcaccgaaaa
    14821 cttcatgtcg cgccacaacc tgccgtttgc caccaacaac aatggctatg acggcatcga
    14881 cacgcagatc ctggtgaaca atgacgccat caaggcccac ttcaccgccg tgaccgattg
    14941 gaaagacgaa ggtctgttcg aatggtatgg taccggctgg ggcgacaacg ccaagccgtt
    15001 cgaagaaggc aaagtcgcca tgtggctggg ttcgtcgggc tcttttggtg gcctcctgca
    15061 aaaagacctg ccgttcgaat tcagtgcgac cgagctgccc tattgggaag ccgtgaccgc
    15121 cgagcctacc caaaccttca tcggtggcgc cgctttgttc gcaatgtccg gcaaatcgga
    15181 cgacgagaac aaggccacgg ctgagttctt ccgcttcctg accgcgcctg aaacccagta
    15241 cttctggcac caggaaaccg gatacgtacc gatcaccgaa gccgcatatg aggttgccaa
    15301 gaaagacggc cattatgacc gcttcccggc cgccgaagtt ggtgtgaacc agttgcaggc
    15361 taaggcgggc gacaacacca agggctaccg catgggcttt tacgtccaga tccgcgacat
    15421 catgaaccgc gaatatggac gtatcctgac tggtgaaacc gacgtcgaga ccgccttcaa
    15481 gacaatcgaa aaagaagcca acgaactgct ggcacgcttt ggtaagaccc agggttaatc
    15541 cccgttatca ccccctggat ggtcgcgcct ccgggtgcga ccatcgctca ttattcgcac
    15601 ggaaccattc atgaaacgcg cgggctttga cacgatctgg cttcctgtgg cgctgctgat
    15661 gccgcaactg ctgatcattg ccatcttctt ctactggcct gcgggctggg ctttgcaatc
    15721 ctcgttctac ttgcaggacc cgtttgggtt cggctcgacc tttgtagggg gggaaaacta
    15781 tacctcgctg ctgggcaatg atcagtacaa gcgcgtggca gggttcacga tcctttattc
    15841 ggtgcttgtg acgttctttt cgctcgccat cgcgctgctg ctagcggtca aggcggacaa
    15901 ggtaatccga ggggcaaaga cctatcgcac gcttctgatg tgggtctatg ccatcgcacc
    15961 acctgtggcc gggtttctgg gcatcctatt ctttgatcaa agcactgggc cgctgaccaa
    16021 gtttttccag atgttcggtt gggatttcaa actgggcgtg gactataacg ccacggccac
    16081 cgctatggtc atcgtggccg tgtggaagca gatcccggtc aatttcatct tttttctctc
    16141 gggcctgcaa tccattccgc gatccgtgcg cgaggcagcg atgatcgaca accgctcggc
    16201 taccggacgg ttctggcagg tgactttccc gctgctggcc cccaccgcgt tcttcctgct
    16261 aatcatcaac atcacctacg cgctgttcga cacctttggc gtgatcgacg cgctgatgaa
    16321 gggtgagccg ggcaacaacc cgatgacgct ggtctacaag gtctatctgg acgggttccg
    16381 gggcaatgac cttggcggct catccgcgca atcggtgatc ctgatggtgc tggtgctgat
    16441 cctgaccgtg tttcagttcc gcctggtgga acgccggatt cactatacgt aagggctttg
    16501 gacatggctg agacaacact cgaaactccc gttgaaaccc atcgtccccg ccgcatcaaa
    16561 tggggcgcga tcggcgatca caccgtcctg atcctaggcg ctttgctgat gatgatacca
    16621 ccgctgctgg cgctgaccac ggccagccat gacgcggtga cgatccaccg cgaggggttg
    16681 cagctgacgc tgggcgacaa tctgggtaag aacttccatg ccgccatgtt cgaaaagggt
    16741 gggttcaccc agacggtgga tggcacgctg atgctgatga attccttcat ccttggcatc
    16801 ggctttgcga tgggcaagat tatcatctcg atgatggcgg cctatgccat cgtctatttt
    16861 cgcctgcgct ttgccacgct ggccttctgg gtgatcttca ccaccctgtt gctgccgctg
    16921 gaggtgcgca tcctgccctc atacgaggcg atccagaaac tgggcctgac aaacacctat
    16981 accggtctga tcgtaccgct gatcgcatcc gcaaccggca cgttcttttt ccgtcagttc
    17041 ttcatgtccg tccctgagga gctggccgag gccgcccgga ttgacggcgc aggcccatgg
    17101 aagttctttg tcgatatcct tgtaccgctt agccggacga tgatcgctgc gatcttcatc
    17161 atcatgtttg tctttggctg gaaccaatat ctgtggccga cactgatcac gacggatgag
    17221 agctttttca ccctggtccg gggcatcaaa cagatcgtgc tgtcctacac agatagtcag
    17281 atcccagaac acgggcaggc attggcgctg gccattgtcg cgatgatccc acccgtggcg
    17341 atcgtcgtct ttttccaaaa ctggttcgtt aagggcctta cagaatccga caaataagga
    17401 atacgcgcat ggctcaggtt tcattagagg gcatccgcaa ggtctatccc aacggctttc
    17461 aggcggttca gaccaccagc ttcaccattc aggacggcga gtttgtcgtg ctggtcggcc
    17521 cctcgggctg tggcaaatcc accctgctgc ggatgatcgc ggggttggaa gagatcaccg
    17581 aaggtacact gaagatcggc gaccgggtgg tcaatgacgt ggatccggcg gaccgggaca
    17641 tcgcgatggt gttccagaac tatgcgctct acccgcatat gaccgtccga aaaaatatcg
    17701 gctatggcct caagaatcgc ggcaacccgg cctccgagat cgcggccaag gtcgaagacg
    17761 cggccaagat gctgaacctg accgaatatc tggaccgcaa accagcgcag ctgtcgggtg
    17821 gtcaacgtca gcgcgtcgcc atgggccgcg ccgtagtgcg tgatccggcg ctgttcttgt
    17881 ttgatgaacc gttgtcgaac ctcgacgcca agctgcgcaa ccagatgcgg atcgagatta
    17941 aggccctgca acgccgcctt ggcaccacag ccgtctacgt gacccatgat caggtcgagg
    18001 cgatgacgat ggccgaccgg atcatcgtcc tgaacgctgg ccggatcgaa cagatcggca
    18061 cgccgtcgga aatctaccac aacccagcct cgacctttgt ggcctcattc atgggagcac
    18121 cgccgatgaa cctgatccgg gctcaggtcg agcaaggcga ggtgcgcatc aatggctatg
    18181 acggtctgat gccagcacct gcttcgcaaa acgggccggt gactttgggc attcgccccg
    18241 aggatgtggt actggacgat cacggcaaca tcccgttccg tgtggacatt ctggaagagc
    18301 tcggcgccca tcgcctgttg catggcgtgg tgggggaaca acctttttcg gtgatgaccg
    18361 gcaaggatga tgcagcctcc atcgggaccg cgacattgaa tttgaagccc gaggccctgc
    18421 gactgtttga tcctgaaacg gggcgcaaac tgtgacgggg caaacgtttg agacattgcc
    18481 cgccgtgacg ctggaacagc gtaacgcgat cttggctgcg ccgcgcacgg ctgaagcgca
    18541 tcgcgatttg ctgtccagcc tgcctgccat gaatgccgtg caagttggag gccgtgctac
    18601 gtccactcat ttgcaaagcg atttcacagt ggctgcctgg aatgtggaac ggtgtctttt
    18661 ccccgaagaa accgccgcac atcttggcaa ggtctgcccc gatatcgtct tgttgtccga
    18721 ggtcgatcac ggcatggccc gcactgcaca gcggcatacc actgaagtga tggccgccgc
    18781 gcttggcatg acctacgcct tcggtgtcga gtttcacgaa cttgatctcg gcggcgcgac
    18841 cgagcggggc ttttgcacgg atgacttcaa cagtcttggc tggcatggga acgcaatcct
    18901 gtcctcggtg ccgtttgaac gcacgtcact gatccgactg gacgatcacg gccattggtt
    18961 tgcctcagac actggcgcga cggacccgga tcaaccgcgg gtcggcggtc gcaatgccat
    19021 cgccgccatt atcccggcca cgcagggttc gctttgcgtt gtgtccactc atctggaaag
    19081 caacgcagat gcagcgcacc gccatcaaca gttccaacgg ttgttagatg aaatcgacgc
    19141 gtttgcgccc ggactgcccg ttctgatcgg tggggacctg aacaccggca accatctgcc
    19201 ccccgatttt gactggcgac gtgaaacctt gtttgggttg gccgaacgcg aaggctactc
    19261 atggtctttc accgcagaag gtcctacaat ccgacccagc ctgatcactc cgcatcctga
    19321 gcgggtcatg aaactggatt ggctggccgg acggggtctg aagtgtctag acaaaggcat
    19381 tctgacttca atctcggacg aaggtacgcc gctttcggat catgattgcg tctggtgtcg
    19441 cacaggctaa gcactggccc gctcaactat ctggataagt cccttttacc gaaacagaaa
    19501 aaccgtctaa catgcggttc atcgcggtag agggacgcaa ccatggtaac aaaagcagaa
    19561 ttggaagcag aggtcgccga actgcgccgc cagttggccg aacacgccaa ccccgagcca
    19621 cccaaggccc cggaaccagc cgatgcattc gtcgacaacc tcggccattg gactgcccaa
    19681 attgatgaag ttctgacaga attcgaggat ttgccgcata aaaagcccat cctattcgcc
    19741 cttggcgtct ttgcgcttgg gtacatgatc ggtcgatccc ggtaggagtc tgacatgagc
    19801 cgcatttccc gaaatatctc gatcattttg cgcgctgaac ggctgattgc acagcgtcaa
    19861 gtcgcagttg ccgcaaagcg cacaggcatc tatgccgcag taggtcttgc cgtgggtctt
    19921 gccgccgtga tgctgaacgt ggccgggttt ttctggctgt cagagactct gtcgacgacc
    19981 tcggccgcgc tgattgtggc cgggattgat ctggtggtgg ccgttctgct tgcggtagtt
    20041 gcgaattcca tgacggcaca gacagacacg tcggatgccg tcgaactgcg cgacatggct
    20101 ttgcgagata ttgaaaccga aatccgagaa aacttcgcgg atgcgcgcaa cgccgtaacc
    20161 ggcattaggc gcgatccgct tggcacgctg acacctgaaa ttgtcagtgc acttcttggg
    20221 gtcctgctga aatacgccaa gacccgtaaa aagccgcagg actaggtcac tccattaggt
    20281 tcgcagccgc gcgggcgatc accatttcct cattcgtcgg aatcgacaga atccgcacgc
    20341 ggctgaaatc ggttgaaaga accgtgccac catcggcatt ccgggcgtga tccatctcga
    20401 tcccgatcca gcgcatgccg tcacacacca tctgccggat tgcggccgag ttctcgccaa
    20461 caccacccgt aaagaccagc gcgtcgatcc cttccagtgc ggctgacaat gcgcccaatt
    20521 cgcggcgtat gcggaagacg taatagtcaa tggccttacg cgcctcggac gtgtcagcgg
    20581 acagaagggt gcgcatgtcc gacgatatcc ccgacagacc cagcagaccg gatttgcgat
    20641 acagaatctc ggcaatctca tccgccgaca ggccttcctg ctgcatcatg taaagcacaa
    20701 caccagggtc aagctgcccg ctacgcgttc ccattggcaa cccgtccagc gccgagaacc
    20761 ccatagtcga ggccaccgcc cgaccacccg aaaccgcaca catcgaggcc ccgttaccca
    20821 gatgcgcaat aaccacgcgc ccgtcgtaca agcccggcgc gatctctttc agcttttgcg
    20881 ttatgtagtc gtagctgagc ccgtgaaacc cgtaccgtcg tacgcctttg ttatagtagc
    20941 tctgcggcag ggcgaaggtg tcgttgaccc aagggtgtgt ccgatggaac gccgtgtcaa
    21001 agcaggcgat ctgcgccgtg tccgagaagg ccgcgctggc tgcgcgtatc cctgcaagac
    21061 tatagggctg atgcagcggc gcgaaaggta tgaacccaga caacgtctcg acaaccgagg
    21121 cgtcaatgcg caccggctcg gaataaacag tgcccccgtg gacgacgcgg tgcccgatgg
    21181 cacgtacatg gatgtccggc aggtattccc gcgccatttc cagaaaggcg tggatcgcct
    21241 cgtcatggct tttggtgttg gtcaaaggac ggtcgatcga gcgtcctcca gcggattggg
    21301 ccagcaaacg tggtgcgtcg cccaaacgtt cgatctggcc acgccagcgc atactggggc
    21361 gattgccctc aaccagctca taaagcgcga atttcaggga agaagacccg gcgttcagcg
    21421 ccacaacatg atcagccatg gattttaccc ttgtttgcat gcgcatgaag cgcggctaca
    21481 gcacaggatg ccaatcgcga ggcatcatca tcggatcgtg acgtcaaaat gatgggaacg
    21541 gccgcaccga tcacgacccc tgccgcctcg gcatgagaga tgaaggtcaa ctgttttgcc
    21601 accatattcc cggcctcaat attaggcgcg accagaatat cggcagcacc ggcaacctct
    21661 gacgtgatcc ctttggtacg ggcggcgttc agatcaaccg cattgtccat cgccagcggc
    21721 ccatcgacca acccgccggt gatctgaccg cgctcggcca ttttcgacag caaggccgca
    21781 tcgaccgatg acggcatatg cgggttgatc gtctcaaccg ccgacaacac gccgaccttg
    21841 ggctgttcga ttcccaaaga atgtgccagg tgaatcgcgt tttgcacgat atccgccttg
    21901 gtttccaaat caggcgcaat attcaccgcc gcatccgtca ccatgatcgg gcgcgacatg
    21961 cccggaacat ccattacgaa cacatgtgac agtcgccgcc ctgtgcgcag ccctttttca
    22021 cgacgcaaaa ccgcgtgcag caactcatcg gtatgcagat accccttcat cagggtctgc
    22081 gcgcgtccgt cgactacaag atccacggca cggtgcgcgg cgatgccgtg gctgcgggcc
    22141 tcgacaattt cgatgccaga caagtcggcc cccagctcag cggcagcagc ggcgatttta
    22201 tcggggtccc cgacgaggat cggcgaaata atatgattgg catgtcccag caacgcgccg
    22261 ctcagagagt tgggctcttc tggcgcaaca acggcggttg gcatcggctc tagtgggcgc
    22321 gctttttcca acagcgcgtc gaaatggcgg tgccgctgca cgatcaggcc agggacctcg
    22381 accgagtcga actccatatg cgtcgaaggc ggtgtgacct gaacggtgcc gctgagaacc
    22441 agagcattgt caacgacccg tcgcacttcg gctgagcaga gcagatcacc atcgtcgcgc
    22501 ttttcctcaa cagcgacaaa ggcagtcagt tcttcacccg caagcaccgg gaggtggaag
    22561 gccaaatccg cgcggcgagt ctgcgttccg gcgccgggca tgtagtttcc cagcacggct
    22621 gcgaccagac cggcgggcca cagcgcgggt gcgacggctt cggcaaggcc gtcgccatcc
    22681 ccgtcatagg ttgccagatg cagcggattg tgatcgcccg aggccgaggc aaaagcataa
    22741 aggtcgtcaa ccgtgcacaa gcgggtcagt tgtgccgcgt cgccaacctt gagctgctcg
    22801 aaggttttat tttcctggat tttcatagcg tgccaacttt ggtttttcgg acgtcttacc
    22861 gacttgggtc gcgggtttaa ttgatgcagg tcagttcggg gtcacaatag tacgtccagc
    22921 acccttgagc ccgcaaaacg tagcctcggc tttcaaattt tgctgcgtcg cagcataact
    22981 gattgcccac tgagcagcaa tatcctttgc gctgtcttca ccggaacgtt gcggaatcca
    23041 tattgaccca tgctctgatc tgaggcagtg acgctacgat ggttcccgat gctgcacgcg
    23101 cgggatgaaa agggaatacg gtaaggtgca gaccaaatcc gtaactgccc ccgcaactgt
    23161 aggcggtgag cgacgccaat atcccactgg ccggatcagg tcgggaaggg tggccaagca
    23221 cagacccgcg agtcaggaga cctgccatct caaacgcaac caaaccgggg cggggtgtcc
    23281 tggaaagagg ctcaatgtca catcgactcg atgtcatcag aaccgttcct ctccctgccc
    23341 gtctggcatg caggtggggc ggagcatgac ggatcatgtg gtgctgatct gcacgacctg
    23401 ccaaggggca gaggcggcgc tatcgattgc cgaggccctg cgcgagcgcc tgcccgaggg
    23461 ctacggcaca cggatgatcg agtgtatggc cggttgcgat cacccgctga ccgttggatt
    23521 tcaggcgggt gcgaaggcac aatatctgtt tggcgaaatt caaacctcgg ccgatatcga
    23581 cgctttggcc gctttcgcgc ggcaatacca aaacagttcc acaggttgga ccaaggcaac
    23641 ggatcgcccc gaggcgctgt tgcacaagac cttgtcgcgg atgccgccct tggctacggg
    23701 ggccacatga ccgaacatgc gttccttcag gtcaacggcg tcggttatca cgcctatcac
    23761 ggcgaagttc tgcttcagga catcaccttt gcgcttcacg aaggcgcggt tctggccatc
    23821 gctgggccca acggcgcagg caagacaacg ctgatgaacc ttctatgcgg gtccgagcat
    23881 ccttcggacg gcaatgtact gttcaagggg cgaaatttgc gcagcatgtc agcgaccgag
    23941 cgtgcgcgga tgatcgctgt tgtcagccag caggaatatc ccgacgggcg gctctccttg
    24001 cgcgagtatg tagcgctggg acagatcccg atccggtccg accgctcggc cgaggcccat
    24061 gccgccgatc ttgcgcgaat tttggacctg accagcctga acgatctggc cgacaagcgc
    24121 atggcggttc tgtcgggcgg ggaacggcag cgcgcccata tcgcgcgggc attggcacaa
    24181 aacccggcac tgctgtttct ggacgagccc accaaccatc tggacccgga cgccaagggg
    24241 cggatgttgt cactggtggc cgggctgggg atcacagtgg tgatgatcgt ccacgatctg
    24301 gtcatgatcc cggaatttgc gacgcatgtc gcgctgatga aatccacccg tcttaccggg
    24361 ttcggacctg tggccgacgt gctcaccacc gaccgcgtgc gtgacacgtt cggcgtagat
    24421 tacctgtttt tccagcacga gggccgcttg atcccggcgc tggacatccg aaaaacctca
    24481 gtttccaatc ctgttaggag catttccgaa tgaaacacat cttgtccgtg gcgctggtta
    24541 cagccatggc gggcggtgcc gccgcgcatg aagttaccgt cgacaattgc ggcgaaccgc
    24601 tggtgtttga aacccagccc gagcgtctgg tcgtgcatga catgaacatg accgacatgg
    24661 cctttgcact gggtctacaa gacaagatcg tcggcctgac cgggattacc ggctggtaca
    24721 aaaccagccc cgagttcgac tcgctgcgcg gcgatatccc ggaactggcc ccgaaatatc
    24781 cgacggtcga gaacctggtg gccgttgaac ccgacctgtt ctttgccggt tggtactacg
    24841 gaatgcggcc cggtggtgat gtgacaccgg aaacgctggc gcccttcggg atcaagacta
    24901 tgatcctgtc ggaaagctgc gttcacctgc ataaggaccg cccaaaggcc agcatggacc
    24961 tgctgtttga cgatgtcctg cgtctgggca aggtcatgca tgttgaagac aaggccgaag
    25021 cgttggtttc aggctggaaa gacgagctgg ccgcgattga ggcgaaaacc gccgatctgc
    25081 cgaaaccgcg cgtgttcctg ctggacgggc ccgctgatgc gcccttcacc gccggaaaat
    25141 acgccatccc agatgcgatg attgccgctg cgggcggtca gaacgtgacc catgacatgg
    25201 atacaagctg gggccgtagc tcttgggagg ccgtcgccgc cgcgaacccc gagttcctgg
    25261 tgctgttgga ctatcaaacc ggaaatggcg cggcggatac gttcaaattc ctgcaagagc
    25321 acccggtgat gtcgcaaacc gatgcggtca aaaacgagcg ctggatcggt ctgcggtacg
    25381 aagaactgac gccgggaccc gcgaacattc aggcgatctc gaaaatggca caggccatgc
    25441 ataagggcct gaactaattt gggccgtctg gggctgacac ttttggtggg ggcggtcatt
    25501 ctggccgccc ttcttctggt ttcaacaatc tacggaacca catccatccc tctgtccgat
    25561 acattcaagg ccatattgct gggcacaggc cttgtggatg gagacgtgtc gcccctgcac
    25621 cgtatcgtct ttgacctgcg cctgccccgc gcgctgtttg cggccgtgat cggcgctggt
    25681 ttggggattg tcggcgttgt cttgcagaca accacgcgga acgatctggc cgacccgttt
    25741 ctgttcgggc tgtcttcggg cgctgcagcg ggtgctgtgt tcgtcatcac cgtaaccggg
    25801 gacattctgg ggttctggac cttgccgctg gcggcgtttt gcggagggct ggtggcctct
    25861 ggcatcgtgc tggctttagt acacggattg cggacgagcg cgcctgagaa attgatccta
    25921 gccgggcttg cggtgtcctt cctgttctca gccctaacca attacctgat tttcgcaggc
    25981 gacaaccgtg ctgcccattc cgtcatcttc tggatgcttg gcggtttggg tctggcgcga
    26041 tgggaaacct tcccgctggt ctgcgccggg ctggcgctta ttctggccta tgccctctat
    26101 cgtagccgct ggctggatgc gctgctgacc ggagatgtca cggcaacaac actgggcgtt
    26161 ccggttcagt cgctacgatt caaaatgttc tttgttgctg cgctcgcgac cgccgttttt
    26221 gtgtcggtcg ccggtgtgat cggctttgtt ggcctgatgg ttccacatat tgcgcgcggc
    26281 atcgctggtc ctttgcacaa tcaccttgtc ccgacggcag ccgtggttgg cgcggtactg
    26341 ctgaccgggt ccgatatcct cagccgcctg atgcttgccc cgcaagaact gccggtcgga
    26401 attgtgacga cctcactggg gtcaattttc gttttcattc tgctgctcag aacggcgaag
    26461 cccaaaagat aaattggctt gtctttgtca gtcccgacgc ttgccgagct gtcagcgcac
    26521 ctgcaacaat ttgacaaaac agattttttg catgcatatt ttttttaagt tccatgcaaa
    26581 aactgccaag aaattgatca atatcaaatc cggcgctgaa cgaagccgtt aatcgggaat
    26641 agcgacgaac agaatctagc aaagccaggt ctttgagaat gggccaagtg actacccggc
    26701 gcgccttcct gagcgcgaga tttcacgatg aggacggtgt gacagccaga cctccgggat
    26761 cggtcgggcc tgactttctg aagcactgca cgaaatgcgg cgattgcgcc tcggcttgtc
    26821 ctgaggacgt gattgcaatc gctgcggacg gctttcctgt ttttcaaccc tcagacaatc
    26881 cctgcacttt ttgcggcgaa tgcgccattg cctgcccaac ccctgctttg gatatcgacc
    26941 ttgtgtccaa ctggccctgg cgtgccgcgc taaagctgga ctcctgcctg tcgatgaatg
    27001 gcgtcagttg ccgcctctgt caggacaatt gcgaagaaag cgcgatccgg ttctcgctgc
    27061 aaaccggtgg tcgggccaaa ccgacactgg atgtggcggc ctgcaccggc tgcgggctct
    27121 gccctaccgt ttgcccggcg gatgccatct cgctggacca cacccctcaa cccaaaatgg
    27181 aagctgtgca atgaacatct gcggttgcct tgcccatgtc gcgcccgact acgctacggc
    27241 tgcggcgcaa tccctgagcg atacaccggg tgtggaaatc cacgcccaga ccgaagacgg
    27301 ccgtttcgtc gtcgtggtcg aagatacccc tgaacgcctt gcgtccgaga ccatcatgga
    27361 tctgcaccag atccccgggg tcgtgtctct gacgttgacc tatcaccatt tcgaggacct
    27421 tgcagagacc cgcccgcgtc ccgatgccct aagccaaacc accagccgga ggctcacgct
    27481 atgacacatt ctgaatcacg ccggacattc ctcaaggcca ctgctgccac agccacggcc
    27541 tcggccgccg gtattccgct ggccacaggc acggccgacg ctcaggcggc gacgccggat
    27601 atccgctggg acaaggccgc gtgccggttc tgcggaacgg gctgttccgt tctggttggc
    27661 accaaggaag gtcgcgtcgt ggccactcag ggcgacccgg acgcgccggt gaaccgcggc
    27721 ctgaactgta tcaagggcta tttcctgtcc aagatcatgt atggcaaaga ccgcctgacc
    27781 actccgttgc tgcgcaagac caatggcgaa tacgacaaga atggcgagtt cgaaccggtc
    27841 agctgggacg aagcctttga tgtcatggcc gctaagtgga aagaggcgct ggccaagaaa
    27901 ggcccgacca gcgtgggcat gttcggctcg ggtcagtgga cggtctggga aggctatgcc
    27961 gccgccaagc tgatgaaagc gggcttccgc tccaacaaca tcgaccccaa cgcgcgccat
    28021 tgtatggctt cggctgttgt tgggttcatg cggaccttcg gcatagatga gccgatgggc
    28081 tgctacgacg atttcgagca cgcagacaca ttcgttctgt ggggttccaa tatggccgaa
    28141 atgcacccca tcctgtggtc gcgcctgaca gacacgcgtc tgaccaaacc gggcagcgaa
    28201 gttcatgttc tgtcaacatt tgaacatcgt tctttcgaat tggcggacaa tggcatcgtg
    28261 ttcaacccac agaccgattt ggcgatcctg aactatatcg ccaactacat cattcagaat
    28321 ggcgcggtga acgaagactt cgtcaaaaag cacgtaaaca tcaccaagac ggcaaccgat
    28381 atcggttacg gcctgcgcga cgaaaaccaa cttcagcaag acgcggaaaa cccgaactcg
    28441 ggcaaaatgg aacccatcag cttcgaagaa tatgccaaag ctgttgagcc ttacactttg
    28501 gaatatgtat ctgaactctc aggtgttccc gctgacaagc ttgagaaact tgcgaaacaa
    28561 tatgcggatc cgaaccggaa agtcatgagc ctttggacca tgggtttcaa ccagcatacg
    28621 cgcggttcgt gggtgaactc gctgatgtac aacgtccacc ttttggttgg caagatttcc
    28681 gaacccggca actcgccctt ctcgctgacc ggccaaccat ctgcctgcgg caccgcccga
    28741 gaggttggca cattcgccca ccgcctgccc gcggacatgg ttgtcgcaaa tgacgagcac
    28801 cgcgagattt gtgaaaccgc atggaaaatt cccgaaggta caatcccgcc aaaaccgggc
    28861 ttccacgctg ttttacaaca ccgaatgctg aaagacggtg tgctgaacgc gtattgggtt
    28921 cagtgcaaca acaacatgca agccgccccg aatatcaatg aggaagggta tcccggttat
    28981 cgcaatcctg aaaacttcat cacagtttca gatccctatc caaccgtcac cgcagtttca
    29041 gctgacctga tcctgccaac ggctatgtgg gtcgagaaag aaggcgcata tggcaacgcc
    29101 gagcgccgca ctcagttctg gcatcaacag gttaaagcgc cgggcgaggc taaatccgac
    29161 ctttggcagc taatggaatt ctcgaaacgc ttcaccgtag aagaagtctg gggcgaagag
    29221 ctgctggcca agatgccaga gcatcgcggc aagacgatgt tcgaggttct gttccagaac
    29281 gggaatgtgg acaaataccc gctttctgaa actgccgaag gtttcgacaa tgacgaagca
    29341 cagcattttg ggttttacgt gcagaaagga ttgttcgaag aatacgccga attcgggcgc
    29401 ggtcatgggc acgatctggc accgttcgaa atgtaccatc aggcacgcgg tatgcgttgg
    29461 ccggtcgtgg acggcaaaga aacgctttat cgtttccgcg aaggctatga cccctatgta
    29521 cccgaagggg ccgacgtgaa attctatggc cacaaggacg gcaaggccaa aattatcttc
    29581 gcgccttacg aacctgctgc tgaagagccg gacaatgaat acgatttgtg gctctgtact
    29641 ggtcgggttc ttgaacactg gcattcgggt tcgatgaccc gccgggttcc ggaattgcac
    29701 cgcgccttcc cgtcagctgt tgttttcatg caccccgacg acgcccggga tcgcggtctg
    29761 cggcgcggtc aggaaattgt tttgtccacc cgcaggggcg aagtgaccag ccgggtcgaa
    29821 acccgtgggc gcaacaaggt gccacgtggg ctggtcttca tgccttggtt tgacgagcac
    29881 cagctgacta acaaactgac gctggatgca acctgcccgc tgtcgaagga aaccgactac
    29941 aagaaatgcg cctgtaaggt cgagcgcgca taagaaactg gcaaggcaaa ggtaagaccc
    30001 atgtctggtg ttggcactcc cctctcgccg cagcggcgcc ggttcctgca ggactcggcg
    30061 cgcgccgctg gcggctgcgt ggcggccggg tccttgttgg cctggctggc gcacgacgcg
    30121 cgggctttgc cagccgaggc cttgcgtccc cccggtgcct tgccggaaca agacttcctg
    30181 tccgcctgta tccgttgcgg tctgtgcgtg cgggattgcc cctataacac tctgaagctg
    30241 gccgagcttg gcgtcgatgc cgtcgccacc ggcacaccct atttcaccgc gcgcgacgtg
    30301 ccctgtgaga tgtgcgacga cattccctgt gtcgccgcct gccccaccgg ggcgctggac
    30361 cctgcgcttg acaatatcga cgacgccgat atgggcgtgg ccgttctggt cgatcaggaa
    30421 aactgcctga actttcaggg cctgcgctgc gatgtttgct accgggtctg cccggtgatt
    30481 gacgaagcga tcacgcttga aaccgcgcac aacacccgtt ctggccacca tgcgctgttc
    30541 atccccaccg ttcatgccaa tcgctgcacc ggctgtggca tgtgcgagaa aagctgcgtt
    30601 ctgccagtgg cagcgatcaa ggttctgccc gcccggctgg cgcgcggttc cggcgccgat
    30661 cactatcgca aaggctggga agagaaagag gccaagggcg caccagtggt cgaaggcatc
    30721 atcgacctgc ccgaccgcct gcccggtccg ggtaccgaca atctggtcac gccgggcggc
    30781 tttgcgccgg aatacaattt gccgggggct ggacaatgag tgcacgcaca catctccccg
    30841 tcggccaaga ggcaatcgaa gccaaaggct ggttaggtgc gcacaaatac ctgttgctgc
    30901 gccgagcctc acagttgttc tttctagtcc tgttcttgct gggcccatgg ttcggcatct
    30961 ggatcgttca aggcacgctg gccgggtcgc tgacccttgg cgtgttgccg ctgaccgacc
    31021 catttgttct gctgcaaagc gtgattgccg ggcactggcc cgaactgacc gccctgatcg
    31081 gaggcctgat tgttctggtc gcctacgcgc tgatcggcgg gcgcgtctat tgctcctggg
    31141 tctgcccgat caacccggta accgatgccg cccattggct gcaccgcaag ctaggcctgc
    31201 ccaaaggctg gcaacccaaa cgcggtacgc ggctgtggat attggccacg gtactgatcg
    31261 tctcgggtct gtccggggtc atcgcgtggg aactgatcaa cccgatcacc atgctgcatc
    31321 gtggcctgat ctttggcgcg ggctttgtct gggcgatgat cgttgcaatc ttcttcttcg
    31381 acctgttcgt gtctcgccac ggatggtgcg ggcacctgtg cccggtcgga gcattctatg
    31441 gcctaatcgg caccaaagcg atgttgcgtg tcagcgcgcc caatcgcgca gcctgtgacg
    31501 actgcatgga ttgctttgcc gtctgcccgg aaaaccacgt catctcaccc gcgttgcgcg
    31561 gcaaaaccgg caccacaccg ctgatcctgt cgcccgactg cacgaattgc ggccgctgta
    31621 tcgatgtttg cgcggttgat gttttcaagt ttactcaccg gttcgacgac cacgtcgccg
    31681 caccttccga tcccgttccc gcgcccattc agcgcgcagc cagacccacc taagggagtg
    31741 ccaagatgaa caagctaatc ctgaccggcg tcacagccct gatccccgtc atactcctga
    31801 gcggtttcgc ccttgcccaa tccgcgcaag tcgaagccct gcgcggggcc gaggttgatg
    31861 aacccgttcc actcgatcag gtccaccgca ctatcgaagg gcgtatgcag aggaattacc
    31921 ggcagcaacc cccgctgatc ccgcattcaa tcgaacaata ccaaatcgat ctgcggacca
    31981 accaatgcct gtcctgccac gactggacaa aggcgggtga gcgcaacgca cccactttat
    32041 cgatgacgca ctatctggac cgcgaaggac gtgaactgga tcaaatcgcc ggtactcggt
    32101 acttctgcaa ccagtgtcat gtcccacagg cagacacgcc ggcgcttgtc gataacgttt
    32161 ttgaaccttc ttccggaaac tgatccaacg cttgactgaa aggagcaccg aaatggcaga
    32221 ctcccccgaa aaacgcggct ggatcggccg catctggaat gcgatctgga caccgaccgt
    32281 tctgttcagc tcgggctttc tggtgctggc agggtttctg gccggtatcc tgttctgggg
    32341 tgggttccac tggaccctgg aactgaccaa taccgaagag ttctgcacct cgtgccacac
    32401 gatggaaacg aacctcggcg aataccgcga gacgatccac tacaacaacc actcgggcgt
    32461 gcgggctata tgttcggatt gccacgtgcc gcatgagtgg aaccacaaga tcaaagccaa
    32521 gatcatggcg gtcaaggatg tctatcacga gctggccggc accatcggca cgcccgagaa
    32581 atacgaagaa catcgactga gcatggccac cgctgtgtgg aaaaagatga aagcttcaga
    32641 cagtcgtgaa tgccgcaact gtcacaactt cgactatatg gatttcaccc ttcaggaaaa
    32701 tcgtgcggcg tccgagcatc agcgtgccat cgacaccggc atgacctgca tcgactgcca
    32761 ccaggggatc gcgcacagcc tgccacctgg acatctgcag cggtatcagg aaatcaccga
    32821 agagctggct gctgacgcac cgacaccgct gggtcaacag gtggcggacg gaagtgaaga
    32881 aatccggtca ttcctgacca atcggtccga gtaaaaagga ggcagatatg ctggaacttc
    32941 tgggaacaat cggagccaac ataatcagcc tacccggtat attgggcctg gcactgggta
    33001 tgatgacccg caaccccttg cttggcgcgg tgatgggagg cgttgttgga gtcgctgaaa
    33061 cgctaatctt tgcgcattgg tcattcgcca atttcggaac aggcgaactg cttatcgcag
    33121 tggtcgtcgg gatgtgcgca ggggccttgg gttcggcaat tcgcatcaag ggcgctactg
    33181 tttgatgttt tgacaaacag gtttgccgta gcaaactttg catttaacag ttgaaggcgg
    33241 tgctaaattg gcgccgcctt ctcttttcgc gcaaaagttg cgctcgacga aaaccgccca
    33301 caaacataga aaacatcaaa caatctgact cattttagcg gattgttgaa acaccagggc
    33361 acatagatac ttcaaaaatt ggtgtccatt ggggtgcaac aaggttcggt ttttgcacaa
    33421 acgcgctgaa ttttcatttc aacgttttcc aacgcttgtt gaccagaaga tacgatgggc
    33481 atcttgaagt cgcaatacga agaccgctgt tgcaaaattg caatctgaaa aaattttcca
    33541 accaaacact ttccaccatt tacgccccca actcgcattg gctactaatg ttaacatatc
    33601 gttaacgagt tcatctttgg ggtatgcaat gaatagttgc gcaaagcagc acacgccggc
    33661 acgtgtggca agaggcggtc gtgttgtgaa gtggaagggc cgggtggcca gtgttgcgcc
    33721 ttcggtattc ctggcctcga tagcggtaag cgcttgcgca actgttgctt ctgcggatgt
    33781 tgtcatttct gcaccgcaga cgacgccggc ggactttctc atcgacgagg acataacgat
    33841 caccgaaacc ggggctgtta atctgaccgc ggattctggc cccgccgtgc agatcaacac
    33901 cgattacacc agtgtcttta ccaatgacgg aacgatctcg ggccccgccc ccggagaaca
    33961 acttgggttc ggcctggagc taaatggaga tctgggtgaa accggacagg ttatcaacaa
    34021 cgggtcgatc gacattgata tcgacgccaa tgggtccgca cttggccttg gtgtcctgtt
    34081 tgacgacgat cttgccggaa catatcagaa caacgggaca atcgacgtca atgtcagcag
    34141 cgacaatgcc gtcgcattgg cgattggaac tgtggtcgac ggtgttgctc aatcaaccgc
    34201 gacgatcgaa aacaacgggg acatactggt acagtcctcg tcggttccga ctgaaaacgt
    34261 ggctgcggcc gggtttctgt tcgtgaaccc cgccgaaaca gacatcgaca atgccggtac
    34321 gatccaagtc acagcccaga cgggcgagca ggcctcggcc ttcggctttc agtttgaagg
    34381 aagcctgaac ggcaatctga ccaactcggg cacgatcagc gctacggcca cggacggggt
    34441 ggacgatgtc tatgccatcg gggttgaggt gatcaccgat gtaaacggcg acatcaacaa
    34501 caccggcact atctcagttc tggccaatgg ttcagcggat gacgcgattg cctggggtat
    34561 ccatgtcgaa ggcgaccaga acggtgccct gatcaactcg ggcaccatcg tcgcaacggc
    34621 gcaaacgacc tcgggcagcg ctgatggcgc ggctgtctat gttgagggca acacggttgg
    34681 caacatcacc aacagcggga cgattgatgc acgcggcacc gggacggcat ctgccagcgg
    34741 agcggcttat tatctaggcg gcgatttcga cggcgatttc gaaaactcgg gcaccattct
    34801 gctggcctct gactccaccg cgtccgaggc agagactttt ggcctgtttg tcagcggaca
    34861 aatggacggt gatttcacca atggtggcac gatcaccata agcgccacgg gtagttcggc
    34921 cgaagcccgg gccctgacga tcaatggcgg cttgatcggg gaaattcgca acactggcac
    34981 gcttatgatc caggtcaacg cttcctccga gggatctggc accggctttt acatccgcaa
    35041 cgggctgacc gggaatttcg ccaacaccgg cacgcttcag atcaatgtga caagcgatac
    35101 ctccgaggct acggcctctg gcctgcgcgt ctttggtgga atggacggtg acatcatcaa
    35161 tgacggcaca atcacagtcg aagccgaggg cgatttctcg gcctttgcgg ctgctgccga
    35221 tatccgcaac accctgaccg gatcaatcac caacactggc actctgcgta ttcaggccga
    35281 agcgttttcg accgcaactg ccgggggcta tacgatcact aacgggatgg ttggcagttt
    35341 cagcaacagc ggtaccctaa tggtgtcggc cattggcagc acgaacgagg cccgcgcctt
    35401 cggcctgcgc gcctttggcg gggtcgatgg ggacatcacg aactctggca cgattgccgc
    35461 tcaaaccagt gcggcgcaaa catcggtggc tacaggcttt attgtcggcg ggccgtttga
    35521 cggtaacttc ctgaacaccc agacaattac ggcaatggcc gaagccagca ccgggtcggc
    35581 ccgcgcccat gccctggaca tcactagcac ctcgacagga cagatcgaaa acaatggcac
    35641 actgaacgtg cgggccgaag gatcgaccaa cgcctttgca tccgccatcg acatcagcgg
    35701 cggcttgaat ggcgactttg tcaattccgg caccgtccgc gccgaagcgg acaatctgtc
    35761 cggtggctcc tcggcctctg ctttcggggc gtttattgcc aacggcatga ccggaaatat
    35821 tgaaaactcg ggcacgctta ctgttgaaac caacggacaa actctgggtg tcgctgccgg
    35881 ggttttcgtg accaataatg ggttggacgg agatttcacc aactcaggca caatcatggc
    35941 caatggatca gccgaaaccg gcgacggtcg cgcctttggt ctgcttgtga atggcggcat
    36001 tgatggcgtg ctgaccaaca acggcaccct gattgccgaa gcctcggccc tttcttcggc
    36061 ccgtgcaact ggcattgtcg cgaatggtgg actgacggga agttttgcca attcgggtac
    36121 gatctcgacc acggcgattt cagaaaccga tgaagcgctg tcgcagggta ttttcacggg
    36181 caacagcagc gatgcagccg caagtaatac cggcaatgtc tctgcgtctg ccaccggcgc
    36241 attgggtgca acggcgcagg cgttgtctct gggcggggtc tacaatgacg cagtcaccaa
    36301 ctcgggccag ttgacggcag tcgccgctat cgcaaacgga accggtgatg ccgacgccag
    36361 tggtgtgttt attgccgatt tgcagggcac attcgccaat actggcgtga tcaatgtcgc
    36421 tgcttcgggc ggcgacacgt ccgaggcctt tggtctgaac atccaaaatt tcgacggcga
    36481 gattaccgag gttggctcta tctcggcgcg ttcggacaca gatgatgcct atgccatctt
    36541 cttgggctcg ggaaccggga cgctgaatct ggacactcag gacaatgtcg acggcttgat
    36601 ccgtgttcag gatcatcagg tcaatctgtt cgcccaaggc ggcagttcgg tgttcttttt
    36661 cgaagatgcc gcgccaggaa cagaggattt caacacgatt atctcggacg gccggtcggg
    36721 atggttcgtg caggatgaag gtggcccggc accggtctat gccgctgtcg atccggccga
    36781 aattctgaca tcggccgata tcgtagccta ttacggcact ctcatcggca gctcgaacgg
    36841 agcgctgcgc tatgaggctg cacaggtcac acgcaatgct gaaaccggca atgtctcggg
    36901 tctgagtatt ggtggcttcc gtccttatgt gcatctcgac gcggcctcac gccggttcga
    36961 aaatgtgccg ggcattgata cggatgtcac ggcgatcaac ggtagcgtcg gcttttcggg
    37021 acagttggac aatggcaccg cgctggcctt tgggctgggc gtgttccgca cggatggcga
    37081 caccgacacc accgattttg acacggacgg cttttatatc gacgcttcga tcggacgtca
    37141 ggtcggcgcc tatacggttg aggccgggct gggctatggc tggctgtcca ccgaccgcac
    37201 gcgcgagatt tcgggcagtg ctgatgcgga tgccgatttc gacagcacct tgctgacggt
    37261 ctacgccggt gtcgagcggg atttcgagac cacaggcacc atcggcctga ccggttttgg
    37321 cgacctccgc tatacccggc aagaggatga cagctacacc gaaaccggct catctgcgaa
    37381 cgcgaccgtg gacgacgcca caactgacgt gattgaggtc cgcttgggtg tcgaagcctc
    37441 caaggctctg aacacaggcg gcgtgttggt cggtcagctt tccggcgttg tccggcaggg
    37501 tctgggcgac tcggatgcgg atgtcactgt ctttggctca acccaaagcc tcagctttgc
    37561 ggccaccgac ttctcgggcg ggagtgttct gattggatat gagcatgagt tcatccccaa
    37621 catgcagttc gaggccaacg cctcgcacga ggttggcagc gatgcgcagg gaccgaattt
    37681 ccttgcgggc attcgctggt cgttctgagg aaccgatctt aaagaacaag ggccgaagtg
    37741 gttgaacact tcggcccttg ctttagcggc ggcctttctt cctgttcatc cagaaaggcg
    37801 gcacatcacc tgccatgata cagccgtagg ggtcgatata atcctcgatt tcggccagat
    37861 cataggattt gatctgcgct acaacactgt ccgcactttt gtagctggac ggcagttccg
    37921 aggcgtccac accgccggca tggaagcgaa tatccagacc ttcggtttcc gccttcaaca
    37981 tctcatccgg cgtaacagac cccatccggc gcttatgttc ggaacgcgag aaattccgcc
    38041 ccgccccatg tgggctgaag cccagaccgt gacccgcatc cttgccgcgc acgaccagaa
    38101 ccggctcgga catgttcagc gggatcaggg tcagcccggt cgcatcagcg gcatagtcac
    38161 cccacgccgg ggttgcgccc ttgccgtgat agaacagatc gccccgtttg aagacgaagt
    38221 tatgttcgtt ccaataccgg tccccgacat cgcccactcg cgcggcctca accgttgcct
    38281 gatggatcgc gttgtggttg gccttggtcc atttgcggat cagttgcagt gcatcccaat
    38341 agtcgcgccc ttcctgcgtg tcagctggaa tccaggcgtt ttgcttcggc gtacccggcg
    38401 acagctcctt gcggaagcga tgcgcgacgg tcatgccgtt cttatacaga acagcccccg
    38461 gcccgcgcga accgtgatgg gtcacaatcg ccgtccgccc ggttttgcgc gaccggccga
    38521 caaacaggaa atggttcccg tcgccttgcg tccccatatg ctcttgcgcc atacgtagcg
    38581 atttcagttt gtccagaaac ggattttcac ggaacgcgtc cagcagtttc agcgaggttg
    38641 tgaagcgctt gccctgcggc cgaccacccg gtccgaaatg cgtcaccgac tgcgccgcat
    38701 ccagcacggc ctttgggtcg gcattcccca gatcggtgat catgaccgag cagcaaatgt
    38761 cggccgaatg catcccagga tggatcgcat tacgcgccgc cgcgacgcca ccaaccggga
    38821 tcgtgccgac cggaccggcc ggacaggcat cgggcataat cgccccggct tcaatcgtcg
    38881 gggtccgcat cagcgcggtc atcgtttcgc ggactttctc gacgttgtcc tcctcatccg
    38941 gatcgctggc gtcgatattt tcgtgaaacg gcacctcacc gggcgcgcgc agatccagcg
    39001 taggcggagt cggaaggatc tcaccctcca gctcctgccg gatgcgcacc agaccgaagc
    39061 cttcggcccg catctcattc gcgcgcgcca gcagggcggg gaattgcttg ccagggcgat
    39121 gcccccagtc tttcagatgt tcacctgtta cgggatcaaa tgtgttttcc atcatcatat
    39181 tcactcaaat tcaggccccg gcgacaagtg gggaagaaac agttcgggag gcccgccccg
    39241 catctgaatg ggcagatgcg tttgccgtcc gggcgccggc acggagggga gttgaacccg
    39301 ctcgacctgt ccctgaggtg ccatgtagtt ccttcggcat tcgccggggg tgtcctttcg
    39361 ttttgggtct cgacgacaag agtttggtga aacgccctgc tctacccaac tgagctaccg
    39421 tccgtccccc gtggggctcg gacgagcggg attcgaaccc gcgacctgga gattaacaat
    39481 ctgtagttcc accggcattc gccgagacat gtcctttcgt tcgggtcagg cagacaaggg
    39541 gtgatgagac cacgccctgg tcagggcgcg gatcggtaac agcgatgtag tcccaccggc
    39601 attctgcttg atgttgttct gatggccggg gcagcgcact gcccgagcct tgtttataca
    39661 tcgatcttct cgatctcgcc gacccaatga tccgggccgg tttgaccgct ggcaaatgcc
    39721 gcgatctggt caaagaccgc atccgagaac ccgccgacat tcaacacatc ggcacgcgtc
    39781 tgcgcctgag tggtcccgta tggggcgatg tcaatgcaga ccagcttggc ctgcggattg
    39841 cgacgcttga tcacctccca ctccttcaac atcgctgtgc cctgaccacc attccgggca
    39901 tccacccacg actggttgtc agacacgaac accaccagat ccggtgcgcg gccgcgcttg
    39961 ttcaaccagg ccagcggcgc ggaacagttc gtcccgccac cggccagtgc ggccagacgc
    40021 tcggcattgg tcaggatcgt gtcgcgcggt tccagacgca catcgcgcac atcgaaatcg
    40081 aacggcaaca cctgacaccc acggttcacc cgttggaagg acgccgccac cagcgccgcc
    40141 acatccacat gccgcacggc cgaggtcgcc cccggacgat acccggtcac ggaccacgtc
    40201 atcgaccccg acacgtctgg gcacacaacc acctgccccg caacctgcgg tacgttctgc
    40261 gcggcgatct ccatcgcgtc gtgcagcgcg tccacgatca ggcgcggcat atccggcacc
    40321 acgttttgcg cagccaccat caactggtac ggaaaggccc gagccttggc gatggctttt
    40381 gggtcgcgca gcgaagcagc cacgtgatcc acgttggggg tcacgtcgaa aacgccgtga
    40441 cgctggaagg tgttcaggtt ctgacgaacc atctgccacg agcccttgcg cgcaatccgc
    40501 gcccattgga cctgcgtcag ttccagttgc gtcagcatct ggaacggcac gtccggcaac
    40561 ggacccttgc cggtttcccg aaacgcgatc caatccctca gggcctgcgg cagccgtgcc
    40621 agattgcacg gccgcccgac gatccatgca aacagcgcct cccgctcggc cgaggccggt
    40681 ttcgggtgca ccatcttgat cacgtccgcc aaagacgggt cattcccgat attggcattc
    40741 agcagcgcac ggtcagaggc ggtgttcaac caggtctgga ccatcgcttt cggtgccgac
    40801 cccagagact tacgccccgt ttgacccgac cggataacct gcacgaacgt gcgcagcatc
    40861 ttgccgttat cgaccacacg ggcgaaagcc gcccgaaaca ggaccggatc acgccgggcc
    40921 aaaacagcca acaagacagc aggcatgtcc ttcatgtacc ccgactggcg ggcatagatc
    40981 gcagcctgcg ccaagtactt tggctcaacg gtctcagcca catccagaac gtattccaac
    41041 tcttcctgcg gcgactgata gaacatgccg ccaaacgttc ccgtcacggc gacctgcgcc
    41101 agagcatggg catctgaata tgcaaaagcc ggcgcgccat gggcgttctt cgcagttgct
    41161 ttcggcagca accggccttt caacgatgca aacacggatt tgttcgccat tttcctatcc
    41221 tcgttttgtc ttgaggatgt tttctcatgg tccagccaaa gcgcagagaa aaaagtgaaa
    41281 atagtgtaag ctgttgttta taatatagta atcggcgatt tgcgatacgc gtaaactcgc
    41341 gatattatac ttttgtatct tatattatag aattggatat atcgtgaaga atgtggtcat
    41401 cgggtttctt ggcacgcagc tggatatggg caaaaaacgg cgctggaagc cgacgcccag
    41461 cctgacatcg cacgatcatt ttcctgtgca tcggctcgaa ttgttgcacg accgcaagtt
    41521 caaccggctc gcccatcagg tcaaacatga gatcgccgag atatcgcccg agaccgaggt
    41581 cttgctgcaa cagatggatc tggatgaccc ctgggacttc caagaggtct acggcaagct
    41641 gtttgacttt gcccgcgcct atggctttga cgaagatcgc gagcagtatc atgtgcacct
    41701 gaccaccggg acgcatgtgg cgcaaatctg ctggttccta ctgacagaaa gtcgccatgt
    41761 cccggcgcgg ctgatccaga ccggcccgcc cggcccggag gatccaaccc cgaaattcga
    41821 tgtcattgat ctggacctga gccgctacaa tgcccttcaa caacggttcg accagctttc
    41881 gcgtgaatat agcgatcagt taaaaggcgg gatcgaaaca cgaaacgcgc aatataacac
    41941 cttgatcgac cggattgagt tggttgcgag caattccgac gaaccgatcc tgctgctggg
    42001 cgagaccggg accggcaaga cggaattggc gcagcggatt tacaacctca aactggatcg
    42061 gcgcagggtc aagggacgac tagtccatgt caattgtgcc acgctcaacg gccccgatgc
    42121 gctggccacc ctgttcggcc agcgacgcag ctatctgggg caggccggga ccgaacgtgg
    42181 cgggctgctg cgtgaagcag atggcggcgt cctgtttctg gacgaagttg atgaattagg
    42241 ctggtccgag caatccatct tgctcagcgc gatagagacc ggacggtttt acccacttgg
    42301 atcggatcac gaggtgtcca gccggtttca ggtcatcgca ggtgccagcc acgatctgcg
    42361 cgcgttgacg gccgagggac gttttcgccc cgacttgctt gcccgcttga acatgtggaa
    42421 cttcagattg cccgcgctac gcgaccggcg tgaggatatc gaggccaacc ttcactatga
    42481 actcgcacga tccgagcgca gcctgggcat tcaagtcggc ttcaacatcg acgcgcgcga
    42541 gaagttcata cagttcgcca ccaacccatc gacccattgg ccaggcaatt tccgcgactt
    42601 cagcggattg gtgaaacgcc tctgcacact ggccccgcgg ggccggatca cccgaacaat
    42661 ggtcgaggat gagacagccg cgctgcaaca agattgggca tcctccacct cagacagcga
    42721 cgagacgctg gtgcgcggta ttttgggatc agccacgcgt gacattgatc ctttcgacct
    42781 ggtgcaattg gcgaatgtca tccgaacatg tcaacgcacg cccaatctca gcgcggcggg
    42841 tcgggcgttg ttttcggtct cacgggaaaa gcgcagcacg cagaacgatg cggataggct
    42901 gcggaaatac ctgcagaaat tcaacctcga ctggcacaaa ctaaccgtcc ccagccaata
    42961 gtcagccagt attttttcat tggagcaatc acggaacggt gagagatttc taaattggaa
    43021 aaaaaatatt accaattcct aaagtctcct ctatgctctc tagctatcag catgttttct
    43081 gcgaaagcat ggtgatgatc tatgggagga tcaaatgacc aataaactga ttacacgccg
    43141 cagcgcgttt cgcacccttg ccggtgccgg ggcggcaact ttggttgcac cgcatatcgc
    43201 caccgcagca ggtgagacca ctacctggaa gatccagaca tcctggcccg gcggaatcgg
    43261 gttgcagacc ttcaaggact ggtgcgccac gatcgaagaa aaaaccggcg gtgagctggc
    43321 cttccaggcc tttggtgcca atgacgtggt tggggatttc caattggcag atgcggtgaa
    43381 aaatggcgtg cttgatgcca tcaacccgtt caccatctac tatcagggca tcattcccgc
    43441 cgcagtgttc ctcagctcgt acccgctggg tctgcgccaa ccgcatgaat acgacacgtt
    43501 ctactatggc ctgggcggga tcgatatcgc gcgcgagctg ctaggccgtc agggtctgca
    43561 ctttgtcgga ccggtgcatc acgggccgaa catcatccac tcgaaagttc caatccggtc
    43621 ggttgacgac ttcgcgggcc gtaaaatgcg cctgccgggc ggtatggtgg ccgaggtatt
    43681 ctcggagctg ggcgctgaaa caaccgttct gccgggttcg gaaatcttcc cggcgctgga
    43741 aaaaggcact atcgacgtgg cagactttgt gggtccggcc gtgaaccacg ccttgggctt
    43801 cagtcaggtg acggactata ttgtgatggg tcctccgggc ttcatgtcgg tctatcagcc
    43861 ggtcgacatc atggacatca ccgtgggcaa ggccgcatgg gacaaactga gcccgcagat
    43921 gcaggaattc gtggaaatgg aaactcacgt ctattccgat ctgcatcacg ccgccattca
    43981 ggccgccgac caggaagcct ggaaaaagtt cgaagccgaa ggtaccgaaa tcacacgctt
    44041 gtctcaggac gatgtcgagc tgatgaccga agtcgccgtg ccaatctggt tcaaatatgc
    44101 caaccgcgac aaagacgcgg cgcgtgtctt caagatccaa cttgactaca tgatgtcggg
    44161 ttccttgggc tatgtgacgc ctgaaatgat cgaaggctat acactggacc tgtaatccgc
    44221 tgaagcctaa tcaaaagtcc gcgcgaactt cgcgcggacg tgccttttct ttggaattcg
    44281 gaacgtaata tgccgagcgt cgatttcacg ctgccgcact ggctatactg ggtcgggcta
    44341 atcgctttcc cggccctggc catggtgctg gcgcgcaaag cccaacctga acagcgcacc
    44401 tatgggttgc cgctgggcta tctgatcctt gtcactgggg gaatgctggg tctgcaccgc
    44461 ttctacctgc gcagcctgct ggggttggtc tatctaccgg tcttcctgct gatcctgttc
    44521 gccaatggcg aagagcgtac ggcccgcaac gaattctcga acgcggtcaa tatcgtccgt
    44581 caggccgaac gcacgatctc gcgcgaaacc gaacgggtcg ccactgccga agaagggctg
    44641 gaaaatctgc gcgccgccgc tgaggccgcc caaaatggca ccgctctgca aaaacgccgg
    44701 gcagaacgcg ctttggatcg tgcagaaaag gctattgaga ccgggcgcga acggctcgcg
    44761 gaatccgagg cagcgctggc tgaggcgcaa ccgctggccg aaattgccgg tgctgatcgt
    44821 gccttctgga gctcggtagc gcgctatgcg ttcttcacga tcctcgcctt cttggcgatt
    44881 gatgcgctga tgctgccgcg ccttgtggcc agtgcgcgcg tcaaggcggc tgcggatcca
    44941 catgagcccg agatggagat cgacgaagaa accgcagccc gcgcggcgga aatggacccc
    45001 ggtgcccgta aggctgatca ggattatgcc gagaactgga ttgaccgcct gtctctctat
    45061 gcaggtgagt tcgtcagcta ttgggccgtg attgccgtat tcgtctatta ctacgaagtg
    45121 atcgtccgct acgtgttcaa cgcccctacc aactgggcgc atgaatccat gtatctgatg
    45181 ttcgggatgc agtacctgat cgccgggtcc tatgcgatgc tgaccgaaag ccatgtgcgt
    45241 gtggacatct tctatgcacc gctgaccaag ccgaagcgcg cgtgggcgga cctgttcact
    45301 tcgattttct tcttcatctt cgccggaacc ctcctggtga catcctacat cttcgcgatg
    45361 gacgcgattg ccgttccgac cggtaactcc gtcgtctcag actgggcgcg gggcgagatg
    45421 agcttcttcc agatgttcgg cgcactgacc ttcggcgact ggaccgatcc gaacatccgc
    45481 tggggcgaaa tcagctttaa cgaatgggaa atcccgcttt ggccaatgaa atggatgatg
    45541 gtcgtgggcg cggttctgtt gattttgcaa ggggtgtcga aactatccaa agacatccga
    45601 acgattgcac gggggtactg accgatgggt cttgatatgt ccatcgagct gttgacgctc
    45661 gtaatgttcg gctcgctgct ggttctgcta atggcaggcc tcccgctggc ctttgtgacc
    45721 ggaggcctgg cctgtgtgtt tctgttcgtt ctgggggatg cgcgtgcgct gaatatcgta
    45781 cccagccgga ttttcccgct gatgacgaac tatcagctat ccgccattcc cttgttcatc
    45841 ttcatggcgt cgatgctgga acgggccggg atcatcaacg atatgttcga tgtgatctac
    45901 aaggtgcttg gcggtctgaa aggcggcctt gctgcggcga cgattattgc gtcgaccgtt
    45961 ctggcggcta tggtcggtgt gatcggcgca gctgtggtga caatggggat cattgccctg
    46021 cccgccatgt tgaaacgcgg ctatgacacc aagatcgcta tgggttcgat catggccggg
    46081 gggacattgg gcatcctgat cccaccttcc attctggcca tcatctacgc ggttgttgcc
    46141 gaacaatcgg ttggggagct tttcatcggc gcggtcattc ccggcctgat gttgtcgggc
    46201 atgtacatca tctacgtggt ggttcggtcc tatatcaatc cggtccttgg cccgccaatc
    46261 ccggttgacg agcgcatctc gaaccgagaa aaaatgcgcc tgctgggcaa aatgtccgct
    46321 ccgattgcgc tgatcgtgat tgttctgggc gtgatcttct cgggcgttgc aaccccggtt
    46381 gaggcggcgg gtatcggcac ctttggtgcc ttcatcgtag cggcgatcca caacaagctg
    46441 gactggccca ccgtgcgcga ggcctgcctg accacgctga aagcctcggc catggtaatc
    46501 tggatcatgt tcggcgccac gatctttgtg ggtctctacg tgttggaggg tggacagcag
    46561 ttcgtgcagg aaaccatgca aggcgcaggt ctggggccct ggggtatcct gatcgtcatg
    46621 caaatcctgc tggtggtgct ggggatgttc ctggactggg tcggcatcct gttgctgtgc
    46681 gttccgatct ttgtgccgat catcaaggcg ctgggggctg cggcctttgg ctttgatgac
    46741 cctaacgatc tcgtgctgtg gtttggcgtg ctctatctgg taaacatgca gatgagcttc
    46801 ctgtcgccgc ccttcgggta tgcgctgttc tatctgcgcg gcgtggcccc accgtcgatt
    46861 ccgatgacgg atatcttcaa ggcggcgctg cccttcctgt tcctgcagat tgtcggattg
    46921 gtcatctgta tgatgttccc gtgggttgtg acgtggttac ccaatatcgt ctacgggtag
    46981 acaaaataac gggcggggaa ttctcccgcc cgttttcgtt tgaccgttct gtcggtctct
    47041 gccgccattt tctattggtt cagttcgtga agtccggctt acgcttttcc tcaaacgcac
    47101 ggatgccttc cagcgcttcg tcccggccca gagcaaggcc catctcccgg cgttcgcgta
    47161 gcagatgtgc ctcaaactcg gccgtatagg gggcagagag cagcgccttg atcgccgcct
    47221 gcgcctctgg cggtcccgag accagatccc gtgctagctc caatgcctgt ttcaacgccg
    47281 aaccgggtac aaccacccgg ttcacgacac ctacgtcata catgcgcggg gcaagaactg
    47341 gcctgccggt caggcacatc tcggttgcaa gttgacgtgg caagttcatg gtcaggaatc
    47401 ccgaaccacc cccatcaggc actagccccg ctttgacata ggccagcgtg aactttgcat
    47461 cttccgcggc aacgatcatg tcgcaggcaa atgccaatga agcacccgcc cctgcagccc
    47521 ccccttccac agccgcaatc accgggacag ggcacgctcg gatggcccgg atcatgcggt
    47581 gcaggtattc aatctgtgcc tcacgctccg gcagggtcat ttcgcgacgg gacttgagca
    47641 tccgcaaatc gccaccggca gaaaaaaacc cgccggcacc cgtaatcacc acggcgcgga
    47701 cgccggattc agctgcggta gcgtcgcgca gtgctgactc aaccggttca tagaccagac
    47761 gcgacaaaac attgcgccgg gccggttcat tgatggtgat aatcagcacc gcatcgcgag
    47821 tttcgaacaa aacagcctcg ctcatggatc agctctccat gacacggtgc aattgcgcat
    47881 agtgatcgcc caattggtgg tcgatcatcg tcaatcgttt ggcgtagtgc gagccgggat
    47941 attcccaggt cattccgatc cctccgtgaa gctgaatgca ctcttctgca atcatcgtac
    48001 ctgcgcgtcc gatcaggttc ttggccattg cgatatactt cgcctcggca tcggagccca
    48061 gtttacttgc tgccagaata gtgatcgagc ggcattgctc catctcgatg gccatatcga
    48121 ccgtacgatg ctgcaacgcc tgaaaactgg cgatcggtcg cccgaactgc gtgcgctgct
    48181 tgaggtaatc gaccgtcatg ttgaccaaca cctccatcac gcccacagcc tcggcacaca
    48241 gcgccaaccg acccgcgttc agggcggatt caatgatgtc accagcattc tcactcaggc
    48301 aaatggcggt tgcgctgtcg aggatcaact cccctgctcc accgccgtca atcatcgcat
    48361 agtcgacggt ttcaggattt tcgaccagaa acaggccaag cccctcatca aggcgtgctg
    48421 cggccagcac gccatctgcc ccaggcaatc catagaccac cgatttacga ccattcagca
    48481 cccagtgatc gccggatttg tctgcgctgg tgcggatcaa cgccagactg tccgcatccg
    48541 gttcaaacac agccaaagca atccgctttc cacctgtgac caactcttca accaaggctg
    48601 tagcaccaca atcggcggcg gcgcgagtcg acatcaacgc ggccagcatc ggctcggggc
    48661 acagaccacg gcccagctcc tcaaatatgg ttgtgatgtc gaaacctgtg ccgccaaagc
    48721 cgccttgctg ttcggggaca aaggcaccga tcaggcccaa ttcggagagt tcagcccatt
    48781 tgaccgggga atgaaacggc gcagcgtcca gcacgccgta gcgggtgtcg aaatcatact
    48841 gatccgccag atagcgcctc accgtgtccg acaacatctg cctgtcttcg gttaagttga
    48901 aatccatagg tcagcctcca aacaggtctt tggcaatgat gttgcgctga atttcgttcg
    48961 atccaccgaa gatcgagagt tttcgattgt tgaaatagct cgccgccgca cgccgggcgt
    49021 cttcgggcac cgtcaccgcg ttttcgggca gatcttcaac ggggaacggc gcggcggctg
    49081 cccccagggc agtgcgcgtc aagctgagta tccgctgccg gatcaccgtg cctttgatct
    49141 tcagcatcga actttgcgta cccgaagccg cgccttcctt ggctgccgac aacatccgca
    49201 ggttcgtcac gcgcaacgcc tccaaatcaa tctcgacctc ggccatttcg gcggcgaaca
    49261 acggatcctg cgccaagggc ctgcccgcgc gcaccagcat ctgcgacaag tccttgagct
    49321 tttccagatc gcgggtcgag aacccgacac ccgcgatatt ggtccgctca tgcgtcagca
    49381 gatatttggc gatggtccaa cctttgttct cttcaccgac cagattttcc accggcaccc
    49441 gtacttcggt gaaaaagacc tcgttcacct catgcccgcc ttccaacagt ttgatcgggc
    49501 gcagctcaac gccgggggcg tccatatcga ccaaaacaaa gctgatgcct tcctgcggct
    49561 tgccctcggt cgacgtgcgc acaaggcaga agatcttgtt ggcgtgttga cccagcgtgg
    49621 tccaggtttt ttgaccgttg atgacgtagt cacccccgtc ccgcaccgcg cgagttttca
    49681 ggctggccag atccgagcca gcgcccggct ctgaatagcc ctgacaccac cagtctgagc
    49741 catccagaat acgtggcaga atctcagccc tttgcttatt ggtgccgaat ttgatcagca
    49801 ccggccccag catattgagg ccaaagggca cgatgcgcgg ggcgttggcg agggcgcatt
    49861 cttcgtcaaa aatatgccgc tcaaccgcgc cccagccggg gccgccatat tcggtgggcc
    49921 aggtcacagc aagccagccc cgcgcgttca gccgggcgtg ccaaccttcc atttcctctt
    49981 tggtcagact ttccgagtta cggccttttc ggaccagctt cgggctcagg ttttccgaca
    50041 gaaaggcgcg gacttcagcg cgaaaagcct cttcttcggg ggtgaaactc aggtccatgc
    50101 tcagccctct ttgttgaggt cgttgaaggt tttgcccgcc tcgaccagtt cgcgcagcag
    50161 ggcgggcacc tgccaataat aggggtcttc ctgcgcatat tgttcgatcc gctgcacgat
    50221 gacagccaac ccggtgatgt cagcatattg cagcggaccg ccccagtggc gcgggaaacc
    50281 gtaaccaaac agaaagaccg catccacgtc gatcgggcgc agggcgatct tgtcttcgac
    50341 cacccgcgcg gcctcggaca ccatcgcggc catataacga tccacaattt cggcatcggt
    50401 aaaactgcgg gcagtgatac ccttagcctc ccgctcggcc tgtgcgaatt ccgccacggc
    50461 cgggttcacg ctgcgatttt tgccgtcgta gatatagaaa cccttgccgc ttttgcgccc
    50521 gaaccaaccc tgttcacaca ctcggtcggc aatctcgaca tagcgctctt cgtccggacg
    50581 gaactcggcc tgacgtttgc gcgtggccca tccgatgtcc tgccccgcca gatcggacac
    50641 ggcgaacggc cccatggcaa agccgaaatc ttcgagtgca gcgtcgatct gttcgaacgg
    50701 tgctccgtcc agctgcatat aggccgagga cttgcgataa tgtgccagaa tgcggtttcc
    50761 tatgaagcca tcacacaccg cagatcggac cgcgaccttg cgcaatttct tcgccagcct
    50821 gaagctggtc gccacgatct cgggggccgt gtctttgccg acgacaacct ccagcaatcg
    50881 catcacatgc gcgggcgaga agaaatgcaa cccgatcacg tcctgcggtc ggttggtcga
    50941 ggccgcaatt tcattcacat ccagatacga ggtgttggtc gccagaatag caccttgttt
    51001 gcaaatatga tccagcttgc caaagacctc gcgcttgaca tccatggatt caaataccgc
    51061 ttcgatcacc acatctacat cggcaagcgc ggacatatcg gtggtgcaag tcagtttcgc
    51121 cagcgtcgca tcgcgctgtt ccgcgttcag cttgccgcgt ttcacagcac cctcgaggtt
    51181 cttggtgatc gtatcgcgcg cgaaggccac gcggtcctct tccatctcga tgagagtgac
    51241 cggcatcccg gccagaagca tcgcagtggc aatgcccgac cccatggtac cgccgccgat
    51301 caccccaccg gtttgcaaat cgcgcgcctc ggccttggat tcggggatat gagaaacggc
    51361 ccgttcggca aaaaaggcat gtttcaggcc cttgtgggca ttgctcgcca tagcctcggt
    51421 gaatagacgc cgctcttctt ttagtccatc agacagcggc aaattgctgg cctcggccgc
    51481 tttcaaggcg cgttccgcga cctcgcccct tgtctttgcg cggaaggcgt ccagatcgtc
    51541 agtggttatg cggttatcca gatgcgccgt tactcggggt gtaagcgcgc cgtccaaaac
    51601 ctgtcgaccg gcggccagag cgaccttggc cgggtcgcca tcttgcagat catccaacag
    51661 tccggcctct aaggcggtct cggcggaaat cggtttcccc gaggtgatca tggtcagcgc
    51721 ggtcatccct tcgaccagcc gcggcaggcg ctgcgtgccg ccagcaccgg gcagaagacc
    51781 cagattgacc tctggcagac ccaacttaag acccttgatc ccgacccgtg cctgacagct
    51841 cagcgcgatt tcaagaccgc cgcccaaagt cgtgccgtgc aatacgcaaa caatgggctt
    51901 ggcgctgccc tcaaggattt cgcaaacttc aggcagcata ggctgtttcg gaggttggcc
    51961 gaattcccga atgtcggcgc ccgcgacaaa ggtgcggccc gccgcataaa gcgcgatgac
    52021 cttgacgcgt tcatccccct ccagcgcgcg caccgcattc accaacccga tgcgcacatc
    52081 aatccccgcc gcattgactg gcgggttgtc gattttcacc agcgcaacct gaccttcgag
    52141 ttttgtttca accgctgcca taaaaacctc ctgtcctcaa ccacatatgc ctaggctgcg
    52201 cccaagcgtt tgtaccgtgt cgcgcagttt cggccccacg atctgttcca gtttctcgcg
    52261 atccaattca gacgtgttgg ccccgcaaag aaacgcaaag ggcggcgcac cgggggcggg
    52321 gctgaaggga accgcacagg cgttgacggc ccggttccac cctcccagag acgacacata
    52381 gcccatgctt tccaactgtt cgcgatccgt gcgcacctga tctgtttcct gcgcttgcgc
    52441 gggttccacg gccagaatgg cccggcccgc cgcgctttgt tccatcggaa tgcgatgccc
    52501 ttcactcaac cacagtgacg acgcgtttcg cggtcgccag cagcgcgtca gcatcgccgc
    52561 gtcgccgttg cgcatggtca gggcgaccag aacgccggtg tcatcggcca actgctgcat
    52621 gatgttttcg gccattggca aaaaggacaa tcccgcccgc gccgtgtacc ccagcgccat
    52681 gaccgagggc ccaagccggt acgcctcgga cgggtgcaac tgttccaaaa accccatcga
    52741 ggccagcgtg aacgtcatcc gcgccacggt cgagggcggc atgcctgtac gccgggccag
    52801 ttcgcggttg cccagcgacg catcgtcggg cttgaacgcc tgcataatgc gcaatccctt
    52861 ggccagggtc gcggcgaagc ggcggtctcg ttccgcgtcc ggcatccggc ttagacgcgc
    52921 tcgaggatca gcgcgatccc ctgccctacg ccaatgcaca tggacagaca ggcatagcgc
    52981 ccgccggttt tctcaagata gcgcatagcg gttaggatga tccgcgcgcc cgacgcgccc
    53041 agcggatgcc caaccgcaat cgcgcctccg ttcgggttca ggcggctgtc agcggggtcc
    53101 aggtccagat gtttgcagca ggccagaacc tgcgcggcga atgcctcgtt aatttcgatc
    53161 aggtccatgt cgttcatggt cagtcccgcg cggtccaagg cctttgggat ggccagcgcc
    53221 ggcccgatcc ccatgatccg gggcggcacg cctgcgatag caccggccac gatacgggcg
    53281 cgtggcttgg cacggtcggt cttggcgccg atcatcagca tcgccgcgcc gtcattgacg
    53341 cccgaggcgt tggccgccgt cgtcacacct tcgggaaaga tcgtgcgcag cgatgccatt
    53401 ttctcaagct gtacatccgg gcgaggatgt tcgtcctgcg tcacctcatg ggtcgcgcct
    53461 ttacggcctt tgatcgtgat cggagtgatc tcggcatcaa agaacccccg cgcgcgggcg
    53521 gtttcgaacc ggacctgaga ggcgtatcca aactgatccg aggcttcgcg ggtgatctgg
    53581 taatcctgcg ccagattgtc ggcggtctgg ggcattggat attcgccatg catctgggca
    53641 atgcgcggat tgggaaaccg cgcaccaatg gcactgtcgt agatttgggt ctgacgggca
    53701 tagggagttt cagatttggc tattgtgaag ggtgcgcggg tcatgctttc gacaccgccc
    53761 gccacataca aaggcgcctc gcccaccgtg accgaccgcg ccgcgtccag cgccgccgac
    53821 atgcccgaac cacacaggcg gttgacggtt tgccccccga cctcgaccgg cagaccggcc
    53881 agcagagcgc tgtagcgggc gacattgcgg ctgtcttcgc ccgactggca gacattgccc
    53941 agaatgacat cctcaatctc agcagcatca aaagcactgc gctgaaccag cgcctccagc
    54001 acctgtgcgg ccagatcgtc gggccgaacc gaggccagcg caccgccatg gcggccaaaa
    54061 gggctgcgca gcccgtcata tatgtaagcg tcaagcattc ttggcctcta gatccagttg
    54121 tgccagttcg ggcgcaaagg cccgaaccaa cttgtgtttc agaattttcc ccgtcgcggc
    54181 ttctggcaac gcgtcggtga caacaatgtg atgggggatt ttgtagcgga ccagagtttc
    54241 ccccagatga gccttcaact cggccacggt cgctggaacg cgtagggtca caaaggccag
    54301 cacgtcttca ttcccatccc gcgcgcggcc cacaacggcg gcttgcgtga cggatggatg
    54361 ggcgttcagc gcggcttcga tctcgggcgg gtaaacgttg aagccggaat ggatgatgac
    54421 ctctttgcag cgccctacga tgtagatgcg cccgtcttcc tctattcgcg ccagatcacc
    54481 agtgcgcagg aagccgtccg gggtaaaggc ctgcgcggtt gcttccggat tacggtaata
    54541 tcccttcatg atgttacgtc cgcgcgccag caactcgccg actccgtccg cgccgggatt
    54601 gtccaaccgc acgtcgatcc ccggcaaagc aggacctacc gagtcgtcct gcggcgggtt
    54661 ctcgggctgc gtggtggcaa tgcccggaga cccctcagtc agaccatagc cgttatggat
    54721 cggacaaccg aatatccgct cgacccggcg cttccagctt gggtccagag gcgagccccc
    54781 cgaagacaga tagcgcaatc cactgtccac gcggtctatg ccgttgtctt tgcaatgttt
    54841 gaggatcaac gcaaacatct gcggcacgcc cgacaacatc gttgcaccgc tgtgcagccc
    54901 agcgatcacc tgcaccgggt cgaaccgggg ttgaaaccgc aggcagccgc ccgccagaaa
    54961 cgtggtcagg atgatcgagg aaaacccgaa aatatgtgtc cccggcagaa ccaccagcga
    55021 ctgatcggcc gccgttgcct gccgacgttg tttcgaggcg ttggccgtga acagcaaatt
    55081 atcatgggtc agcatcaccc ctttgggtgc gccgctggtg ccagaggtat agaggatcgc
    55141 cgccacctgc cccgcaccgg cttcgaccgg ttcgggcgtt tcatcccgca aaggtgagac
    55201 cacaagagac ccgcagcaca actgccccga tgaaacggcc cccaaccgtt gcgcatgagc
    55261 ccgcgcagca tcggacacat ccgatgtgca aatcacgcaa cgcgcgccgg aatgggcgat
    55321 gaccgtgtcg acctcttgtt cggtcgcacg cgcattcagc gggacgatcc acgcgtccaa
    55381 gtcactgagc gcgagaacaa ctgccgcata agtggcgcag ttctcggcca gtacagcaac
    55441 ccggtcgccc ggacgcacgc catgtgcccg cagcatccgg gcggcctccc ttaccgcacc
    55501 ccgcaactcc tcatagctga gccgcgtttc atcatggtcg atgatcgcca gcgttgccgg
    55561 gtccttgccg tcgatcaagt ggtgaattcg gtgcaacgca ttctcctcag atgcggtgcg
    55621 actgttctag caatccgtca gaaaggcgtc aataatcggc actgcgttcc gcaatgcaga
    55681 acacaaactc gtcagaatac ctcaaaaagg cccgccgcgc ccattccgcc accgatacac
    55741 atggttgcaa cggcatattt cgccccgcgg cgtcggccct cgatcagcag atggcccgcc
    55801 atcctcgcgc cggtcatccc aaacggatgc ccgatcgaga tcgagccgcc attcacatta
    55861 caaatctctg gatcaatccc cagcgtctga cggcaataca gcgcttgcga ggcgaaagcc
    55921 tcgttcaact cccacaagtc gatatcatcc accgtcaatc catgacgttt cagcaggcgc
    55981 ggcacggcaa aaaccgggcc aattcccatc tcatctggct cacaaccggc aacggcaaac
    56041 cccatgaacg cacccaacgg ctccagccct tctcgcgccg cgaaatccga gtccaccacc
    56101 acacaggctg acgacccatc ggacagttgc gacgcgttcc ccgccgtcac gaattggtcc
    56161 gcaccgcgca ccggctctag cccggccaga ccttcgagcg tcgtgttcgg gcgattgcaa
    56221 tcgtcccgat caatagtcac ggctttttca gagatttcgc ccgtttcctt gtctttgacc
    56281 cgttgcaccg cctgcatcgg cacgatctcg tcgtcgaact taccggcggc ctgggcagcg
    56341 gcggttcgct tctggctttc caacgccagt tcgtcctgcg cttcacgggt gacaccatag
    56401 cgcgcggcca cgatatcagc ggtttcgatc atagttagat aaacgtcggg cttatgttcc
    56461 aacagccacg ggtcgcggtc aaaaggcccc ggtgtctgat cccttagcgt gatggattcc
    56521 accccacccg caatcgcggc aggcaccccg tcctgcacca ctgcatgcgc tgccatggca
    56581 atcgcctgca agcccgagga acagaaccgg ttgatggtcg tcgcgcccac ggtcacgggc
    56641 aaccctgcgc gcagcaccga ctggcggccg atatttgcgc cggtcgtgcc ttcgggaaac
    56701 ccgcacccga tgaaggcgtc ttcgatcaag gcaggatcta cgccggcgcg gtcaaccgcg
    56761 tgttggatcg aatgccccat caaagaggcc ccaaacgtgt tgttgaaccc acctcggaag
    56821 gacttggcca aacccgtgcg ggcggttgaa accagaacgg ctcgtttcat ctgttgggtt
    56881 ctccttttgc tctacgtgtt tggcgacacc ctcgctttgt agcaagattt gcattccgct
    56941 cggatcaatc ccggctaaaa gcggccaagc gatctgtgat gatctcgttg gcatccgaca
    57001 tgatccgatc aatcagttcc tgacaggtag ggatgtcatg gattaacccc gcaaccatcc
    57061 cgcaggacca cgcgcctgca tccatctcac catcttgcat gacgcgcgga tagacacctg
    57121 cgacttcatt catgatgtcc tcgaattgta gctccgtacc cttggcacgc tccgtttcca
    57181 aaacacgttc gacggctgtg ttggtcagaa cgcgctcagt gttgcgcaag gggcgcatga
    57241 caaggcgtgt gtccagttcc gaggccgcga cgatggcatc cttgacgttc tgatgcaccg
    57301 gggcttcttt cgtggcgatg aaccgcgtac ccagattgat cccgtccgcc cccatcgaaa
    57361 gcgaagccac aagactgcgc ccatccgcct gcccgcccga tgcgacaaag gggatctcca
    57421 gttcatccgc tgcgcgcggc aacaggatca tgttcgggat atcatcctcg cccggatgac
    57481 cgccgcattc aaacccgtcg accgacaccg catcgcagcc gatctcttgc gctttcagcg
    57541 aatggcgaac cgacgtgcat ttgtggatga ccttgatccc ggcctctttg aggtagggca
    57601 tcacctgcac aggattgcgt ccggccgttt cgacaatctg caccccgcca tcgatgattg
    57661 ttttgatgat ggccgggtag tcgggcgcat ttaccgttgg cagaaaggtg acattgaccg
    57721 cgataggctt gtcggtcatg tccttgcagc gcgcgatctc attggccaaa tctttgggtg
    57781 tcttctgtgt cagtgcagtg atcgtcccca acccgcccgc gtttgagacc gcagccgcca
    57841 gttctgcaaa acccacgtag tgcattcccc cctgcatgat ggggtgttgg atgtcgaaca
    57901 gctcggtaat tcgggttttc atactctgcc cttcaaattt aatcttcgat cgttcaatct
    57961 gccatctatg ccaaagaacc gtcttgggaa caggttctgc ctcaagactg tatgatcagt
    58021 ctatttcctt cattctgtcc ttgggaatgc gcgcgccgaa atgccggata acttcgcccg
    58081 ccgtcctctg cccccaatga actgcctttt cctgatcaca gcctttgaac cgagcggaaa
    58141 gatatccagc gttgaatgcg tctccggcac ccgatgtgtc gcgaacacca tccacgtatt
    58201 gggtcggaac ttcgctcaga tgatcgtcgc aaaacgccgt cagagccgcc gcgccatttt
    58261 tgacggcaat ttcaacgacg ccagcgcgac gcaaacgttc aactgtctga accggcgact
    58321 cgtcgcccca cagggcgctt tcatcgtcaa agctggggag cgcgatatcg gtgagcgtat
    58381 tgatcctggc cagaacagcc cgcgtttctt cagcagacct ccatagtcgc gggcgcacgt
    58441 tagggtcgaa tgacacgatc gctccctgcg cccgcgcctt ggttaaaact tcaaacagag
    58501 tttcacgggc gggctcagac aaaatggcca gtgtaatacc cgacagatgg atcaaccctg
    58561 caccggtcac ggcctgttcc agccattcca gatcgtcagc caacaacctc gccgctgacg
    58621 tatcccgcca atactggaaa ctgcgctcaa ccccatcaag ctcaatcatg taaagaccca
    58681 tcgtacgagc ctctgatcga ccaacacccg agacatccag cccgtcctgc tgcgactgct
    58741 cgacaaaagc atctgaaacg gaatccatgc caactttggt aacaaacccg acctcggccg
    58801 catccccaag tagttgtgcc atgtgccaag cggtgttgaa cgtatcgccg gcaaagcccc
    58861 ggcgataggt ttcgttgcct atatccgcca tttcgatcat cgcttcgccg atagcgagcg
    58921 cctttcggga tccaaacgct aacactgggc aacctccaat tcgggctttc cgccgggcgg
    58981 ccgcgcgcag cagattttat ctggcaaaag aaacgccttc gcgatgcgag aacgggccaa
    59041 aaaatactca gcgattccgc cactcacatg cgggttcatc attcaaaatt ccaacggatt
    59101 gatggcgata acaaccttgt atcgtcaatg tatcgcaatc gacaacggtt tcttgtagcg
    59161 cgccctttca gacccatcga ccatgggccc tggaccacga gaaatccaga cccgtcagca
    59221 tggccatttt ttagaagacg ttgtggtcct gtttgatcat atctgcagcc ttttcaccga
    59281 tcatgatcga cggcgcgttt gtgtttgatg agttgacagc tggcatgatc gacgcatctg
    59341 cgacccgcag cccctcgatc ccattgaagc gcaaacgcgg gttcagaaca gctccggtat
    59401 cgccgcccat ccggcaagtg ccggcgcaat ggtgtgaggt tttggaatgt tcgcagatga
    59461 aattgaaata gtcttcgtcc gtgcgtacat ccggccccgg aaggcgttcg gccagaatgt
    59521 agggtttcag cgcctcctgt gccagaattt gctgcaccaa tttcagcccg cgaacggaca
    59581 tctcacgatc ataaggatct gacaggtaat tcggatcgat cagaggcatt tcggcgggat
    59641 tgtcactgcg caaccgaacc gatccccgtg accgtggccg caaatgacag gcgttcagcg
    59701 tcacaccgcc atttggcatt gccgcgacac cggcttcgat cccggtgcca aggcccagat
    59761 gcatctggat atcgggtgag cgggcgtttt catctgcata ccagaaccca cccgtctcaa
    59821 acaggctgga ggcaaccggg cccttgcgcg tgagcaggta ttgcaaagcc gccagcgctg
    59881 acagatgcgg cttggcatag cggtcatagg tatgtgggcc cgtaacctcg catatcgcat
    59941 agaggtccag atgatcctgc aaattcgtcc ctacattggg ttggtcatag acgacatcaa
    60001 ttcccaaagc tctcagcgtg tctgccggac caatacccga aagctgcaac aaccggggcg
    60061 agccgatggc tcccgaggac aggatcacct cagcctcagc gacgattttg cagccgtcca
    60121 gtaattcgac gcccgttgcc cgcctgtttt caaccgtgat ccggcgcacc tgcgcgtgtg
    60181 tctgaatggt caggttgggc cgcgattgcg caggcgcaag gaaggccatc gcggcagagg
    60241 accgacgtgc actgcgctgg gtcagttgat aataccctgc cccgtcttgc ttggtcccat
    60301 tcacatccgt tgtctttggt atacccaact gaccggcggc ctcgataaac gcatcgcaga
    60361 tcggcagagg ggctgcgggc atggaaaccc ccaacgggcc gccttggccg tggaactctc
    60421 ccccatatgt gtcattgtct tcggatttct tgaaataagg cagaacgtcc gcgtaacccc
    60481 aaccctcgca gcccatctga cgccagtcat catagtcctg tgccgctccg cgggtgtaga
    60541 tttgggcatt gatggccgaa ccaccaccga tcaccttggc ctgtgtatag gtgaacacct
    60601 tgccctgcat gtgctgctgc ggcacggtgc tccaccccca tgacccaatg cctttagtca
    60661 tcttggcgaa gcctgcgggc agatggaaca aggggtgacg gtcgccgcct ccggcctcaa
    60721 gcagcagaac cctcagatca gggttttccg aaaggcgtgc ggcgatgacg gacccggcag
    60781 accccccgcc cacgacgaca aagtcgtagc cggttgtca
//
