# Supplementary material for: Decoding coral resistance to eutrophication through the association of hyper‑efficient denitrifiers as key microbial allies
Source: Nat Commun. 2026 May 19;17:3938. doi: 10.1038/s41467-026-72571-w (PMC13187470; doi:10.1038/s41467-026-72571-w)
Supplement: Supplementary file 21 — Source Data [file 41467_2026_72571_MOESM21_ESM.zip › Source Data/FigureS6/L12_denitrification.gbk]

LOCUS       contig00004            61818 bp    DNA              UNK 01-JAN-1980
DEFINITION  .
ACCESSION   contig00004
VERSION     contig00004
KEYWORDS    .
SOURCE      .
  ORGANISM  .
            .
FEATURES             Location/Qualifiers
     CDS             971..1417
                     /locus_tag="L12_01817"
                     /inference="ab initio prediction:Prodigal:002006"
                     /inference="similar to AA sequence:UniProtKB:P07625"
                     /codon_start=1
                     /transl_table=11
                     /product="Cytochrome c-551"
                     /db_xref="COG:COG3474"
                     /translation="MSKPPLAAVLLTIALTTQVAAAGDPAKGEKLYNRCSSCHAIIKDG
                     EVLVKGGITGPNLYGVVGRVAGSENDYRYGSERLPVGMFTDDMIRAGEEGLVWTEDNIA
                     AYSKDPIRFIQDYLDDESARPNMSVKLKKGAEDIAAYLTTFSPQ"
     gene            971..1417
                     /locus_tag="L12_01817"
     CDS             complement(1437..2048)
                     /gene="paiB"
                     /locus_tag="L12_01816"
                     /inference="ab initio prediction:Prodigal:002006"
                     /inference="similar to AA sequence:UniProtKB:P21341"
                     /codon_start=1
                     /transl_table=11
                     /product="Protease synthase and sporulation protein PAI 2"
                     /db_xref="COG:COG2808"
                     /translation="MHPNPMFRAEDRSRHIEFARDRAFGVLAVSADGAPLLSHVPFLLS
                     EDGTVAELHLVRSNPIVRALRDPQQAKIAVQGPDGYISPDWYGVEDQVPTWNYVAVHLS
                     GVLELCPQDDLLDLLQRQSAFYERRLLPKPPWVTDKMSTEALAKMLRMIVPCRMQVDDL
                     QGTWKLGQNKVEAVRAAAAGHVTDGFGSETGQLAALMHKA"
     gene            complement(1437..2048)
                     /locus_tag="L12_01816"
                     /gene="paiB"
     CDS             2377..2817
                     /gene="ribH2"
                     /locus_tag="L12_01815"
                     /EC_number="2.5.1.78"
                     /inference="ab initio prediction:Prodigal:002006"
                     /inference="similar to AA sequence:UniProtKB:Q2YKV1"
                     /codon_start=1
                     /transl_table=11
                     /product="6,7-dimethyl-8-ribityllumazine synthase 2"
                     /translation="MTHTRFAFIKANWHSDIVEHALEGFLQLIPAEQVDVFDAPGAFEM
                     PLLARDLAQSGQYAAIACAAFVVDGGIYRHDFVAQAVVDGLMRAGLDSGVPVLSVSLTP
                     HQYQETDHHNAIYRVHFVKKGREAAQAALSITKTRQSLKAGL"
     gene            2377..2817
                     /locus_tag="L12_01815"
                     /gene="ribH2"
     CDS             2962..4062
                     /gene="aroC"
                     /locus_tag="L12_01814"
                     /EC_number="4.2.3.5"
                     /inference="ab initio prediction:Prodigal:002006"
                     /inference="similar to AA sequence:UniProtKB:P12008"
                     /codon_start=1
                     /transl_table=11
                     /product="Chorismate synthase"
                     /db_xref="COG:COG0082"
                     /translation="MSMNSFGHLFRVTTWGESHGPALGATVDGCPPGVEINESMIQHWL
                     DKRKPGQNKFTTQRREPDQVKILSGVFEGQTTGTPVQLMIENTDQRSKDYGNIMDKFRP
                     GHADITYWQKYGIRDYRGGGRSSARETASRVAAGGLAREAIKQIAPNVQITGYMTQIGP
                     HKIDRSNFDWSQIEQNPFWTPDAQAAQDWAAYLDELRKSGNSVGAVVEVVARGVPAGLG
                     APVYAKLDTDLAAAMMSINAVKGVEIGEGMAAAELTGEANADEIFMGQNGPQYSSNHAG
                     GILGGISTGQDVVVRFAVKPTSSILTTRKTITKSGEETEIITKGRHDPCVGIRAVPVGE
                     AMMACMILDHLLLHRGQIGENRGHIG"
     gene            2962..4062
                     /locus_tag="L12_01814"
                     /gene="aroC"
     CDS             4046..4708
                     /gene="yedJ"
                     /locus_tag="L12_01813"
                     /inference="ab initio prediction:Prodigal:002006"
                     /inference="similar to AA sequence:UniProtKB:P46144"
                     /codon_start=1
                     /transl_table=11
                     /product="putative protein YedJ"
                     /db_xref="COG:COG1418"
                     /translation="MDISADLRTRLRRTVAQRMQTDPAHDLAHLDRVWVNAQAMADEQT
                     DRSVLLAACYLHDLVNLPKNSPDRHLASRRSAENSEPILAELGFSPARINVTQHAIAAH
                     SYSANIPPVTPEARILRDADRLDALGAIGIARTFSVSGALGRVLYDPADPFANTRPLDD
                     LRFSLDHWKVKLLNLPDEMLTDTGRQIARHRTDRMIRFLEEFGDEIGHPLPDHWKST"
     gene            4046..4708
                     /locus_tag="L12_01813"
                     /gene="yedJ"
     CDS             4762..5697
                     /gene="cntI_1"
                     /locus_tag="L12_01812"
                     /inference="ab initio prediction:Prodigal:002006"
                     /inference="similar to AA sequence:UniProtKB:Q9HUX6"
                     /codon_start=1
                     /transl_table=11
                     /product="Pseudopaline exporter CntI"
                     /translation="MAKSLTSHRPMLAVGLKLAALMLFTSMSALVKALSEDFPPGELVF
                     FRSLFAIPVIIAWLIWRGELAQGFIVKKPMGHFWRGVLGTSAMGLTFTGLSLLPLPEVT
                     AIGYATPIFTLILAALMLGERIRMIRIGAVALGLLGVLIMIWPRLGSTQMELAATIGAL
                     CVLTATVARAFVQIHIRQLVKVDHPAAIVFYFSMTATLLSALTVFWGWKMPTLNQALIL
                     VTIGLIGGVAQILVTSSYRFGQASMLAPYDYATMLFAIVIGYVWFDELPTVAILAGAAL
                     VIAGNIVVVWREHQLGLERGKARALTDHKP"
     gene            4762..5697
                     /locus_tag="L12_01812"
                     /gene="cntI_1"
     CDS             5755..6354
                     /gene="cobO"
                     /locus_tag="L12_01811"
                     /EC_number="2.5.1.17"
                     /inference="ab initio prediction:Prodigal:002006"
                     /inference="similar to AA sequence:UniProtKB:P29930"
                     /codon_start=1
                     /transl_table=11
                     /product="Corrinoid adenosyltransferase"
                     /translation="MSDAQDHKEKMQKVQAEHRKKVSEATDPGRGLVLINTGKGKGKSS
                     AAFGVVIRALGWGQKVAVVQFIKGKWKTGERRFFEDRDLVTWHTMGEGFTWDTQDRERD
                     IAAANAAFNKACALMASGEYDLVVLDEINIALRYEYLSVDQVIAGLKARSDKTSVFLTG
                     RDAPQALRDYADLVTEMTVEKHPFQAGIKAQRGVDF"
     gene            5755..6354
                     /locus_tag="L12_01811"
                     /gene="cobO"
     CDS             complement(6474..6839)
                     /locus_tag="L12_01810"
                     /inference="ab initio prediction:Prodigal:002006"
                     /codon_start=1
                     /transl_table=11
                     /product="hypothetical protein"
                     /translation="MSLRFVTRTVHAYLDYPVAIALMVLPFVLGLGQSNPLALWLSVVT
                     GVAAFVLTVLTDHHLGIWRVLPYKFHLAVDLIVGITFLLAPSLLGFTGIDALFYWLNGA
                     AVVVVISLSAPEQIATA"
     gene            complement(6474..6839)
                     /locus_tag="L12_01810"
     tRNA            complement(7198..7287)
                     /locus_tag="L12_01809"
                     /product="tRNA-Glu"
                     /inference="COORDINATES:profile:Aragorn:001002"
                     /note="tRNA-Glu(ctc)"
     gene            complement(7198..7287)
                     /locus_tag="L12_01809"
     CDS             complement(8017..8883)
                     /gene="ilvE_1"
                     /locus_tag="L12_01808"
                     /EC_number="2.6.1.42"
                     /inference="ab initio prediction:Prodigal:002006"
                     /inference="similar to AA sequence:UniProtKB:O86428"
                     /codon_start=1
                     /transl_table=11
                     /product="Branched-chain-amino-acid aminotransferase"
                     /db_xref="COG:COG0115"
                     /translation="MAGYDDRDGVIWMDGKLVDWREANVHILSHAMHYASSVFEGERAY
                     NGKIFKSREHSERLIASAEALDMPIPYTLDQIEAAKQEALKASGLQDAYIRALVWRGSG
                     EDMGVASAKNPVRMAVAVWPWGAYYGDAKMQGAKLDIAEWKRPSPETIPVHAKAAGLYM
                     ICTISKHKAEAKGCSDALFMDYRGYVAEATGANVFFVKDGEVHTPLADCFLNGITRQTV
                     IQMLKDKGITVHERRIKPEEMADFEQCWLTGTAAEVTPVGQIGDYTFEVGDLTREIAED
                     YEKLVRS"
     gene            complement(8017..8883)
                     /locus_tag="L12_01808"
                     /gene="ilvE_1"
     CDS             9041..9553
                     /locus_tag="L12_01807"
                     /inference="ab initio prediction:Prodigal:002006"
                     /codon_start=1
                     /transl_table=11
                     /product="hypothetical protein"
                     /translation="MSEIRPAPIFGGESLLFLTDEQLRQGIEAMFFAYRGFTADPDRIL
                     SDMAYGRAHHRAIHFINRAPGTTVNNLLGILGVTKQSLNRVLRTLIEDGLVESRVGKVD
                     KRERHLFLTDKGKALEATLSDAQRARMRAAFKDAGPEAVAGFRKVLEAMMDADMRRAYT
                     KLRDTTS"
     gene            9041..9553
                     /locus_tag="L12_01807"
     CDS             9550..10251
                     /gene="ompR_1"
                     /locus_tag="L12_01806"
                     /inference="ab initio prediction:Prodigal:002006"
                     /inference="similar to AA sequence:UniProtKB:P0AA16"
                     /codon_start=1
                     /transl_table=11
                     /product="Transcriptional regulatory protein OmpR"
                     /translation="MSDMDAHLLIVDDDERIRDLLKKFLMRSGFLVTAARDAAHARRVL
                     SGLDFDLIVMDVMMPGEDGVSLTKALRDTHTTPILLLTAKGETEHRIAGLEAGADDYLA
                     KPFEPKELLLRINAILRRMPETPAQEAATKILTLGPIRYDIERGEMWQGDDPVRLTATE
                     SQLMKIFSAQPGEPISRAKLVEDLGRDKGQAQERAVDVQITRLRRKIEQDPKQPRYLQT
                     VRGAGYMLAPD"
     gene            9550..10251
                     /locus_tag="L12_01806"
                     /gene="ompR_1"
     CDS             10319..11245
                     /gene="hdaH"
                     /locus_tag="L12_01805"
                     /EC_number="3.5.1.-"
                     /inference="ab initio prediction:Prodigal:002006"
                     /inference="similar to AA sequence:UniProtKB:Q70I53"
                     /codon_start=1
                     /transl_table=11
                     /product="Histone deacetylase-like amidohydrolase"
                     /translation="MTTALLTHADCLGHVTPDGHPERVARLEHILHALEGLELKRVTAP
                     LAADDDLLRVHPESHIREIQSTRPAEGFAQIDGDTFMSPGSVDAAYRAAGAAVRAVDLV
                     LGGEASNAFCAIRPPGHHAERETAMGFCLIGNAALAAKHALDHHGLNRVAVVDFDVHHG
                     NGTQDLLWDEARALVITSQQMPLWPGSGRPDETGAYETVLNMPLAPGSGGAEMRAAYEA
                     QAFPRLRAFRPELIIISAGFDAHQDDPLANLNWSTGDFAWITAELCRIADEVCEGRIVS
                     TLEGGYDLNALAAATRAHVEELMKAAK"
     gene            10319..11245
                     /locus_tag="L12_01805"
                     /gene="hdaH"
     CDS             11242..11484
                     /gene="xseB"
                     /locus_tag="L12_01804"
                     /EC_number="3.1.11.6"
                     /inference="ab initio prediction:Prodigal:002006"
                     /inference="protein motif:HAMAP:MF_00337"
                     /codon_start=1
                     /transl_table=11
                     /product="Exodeoxyribonuclease 7 small subunit"
                     /translation="MTDTPVEQMTFEQAMKELEAVVGQLERGDVALDQSIALYERGAAL
                     KKRCEDELKRAEEKVAAITLDASGQPTGTTPVEGQ"
     gene            11242..11484
                     /locus_tag="L12_01804"
                     /gene="xseB"
     CDS             11485..12351
                     /locus_tag="L12_01803"
                     /EC_number="2.5.1.10"
                     /inference="ab initio prediction:Prodigal:002006"
                     /inference="similar to AA sequence:UniProtKB:Q08291"
                     /codon_start=1
                     /transl_table=11
                     /product="Farnesyl diphosphate synthase"
                     /translation="MFHEQLAQDAARIQDQFDVILGALDDLDVTRAMAYATEGGKRLRG
                     FLVLESARLHSIDASCAIWPATGIEALHAYSLVHDDLPCMDDDDLRRGRPTVHVKWNEG
                     IAVLAGDALQTLAFELCARPEVGNAKIRADLTLTLAKASGAQGMVLGQALDIAAETAAA
                     PLTLDEITRLQAGKTGALIEWSACAGARMAQTDPAPLRQYAQALGLAFQIADDILDVEG
                     DAEKAGKRLQKDAEAGKATFVSLLGLEAAKSRAAELVESACAALEAYGAPAETLKQAAR
                     FVIARDS"
     gene            11485..12351
                     /locus_tag="L12_01803"
     CDS             12368..14296
                     /gene="dxs_3"
                     /locus_tag="L12_01802"
                     /EC_number="2.2.1.7"
                     /inference="ab initio prediction:Prodigal:002006"
                     /inference="similar to AA sequence:UniProtKB:Q9KGU7"
                     /codon_start=1
                     /transl_table=11
                     /product="1-deoxy-D-xylulose-5-phosphate synthase"
                     /db_xref="COG:COG1154"
                     /translation="MSDRPNTPLLDLVNRPADLKQFSDAQLHQVAAELRAETISAVSVT
                     GGHLGAGLGVVELTTALHAVFDTPRDKIIWDVGHQCYPHKILTERRDRIRTLRQKDGLS
                     GFTKRSESPYDPFGAAHSSTSISAALGFAVARDLGGVTSEGLGDAIAVIGDGSMSAGMA
                     FEAMNNAGHLKKRLIVILNDNEMSIAPPVGALSSYLSRIYAEEPFHDLKAAAKGAVSLL
                     PEPFREGAKRAKEMLKGMAVGGTLFEELGFSYIGPIDGHDMDQLLPVLRTVRARATGPI
                     LIHVLTKKGKGYAPAEQARDKGHATAKFDVVTGEQKKAPSNAPSYTSVFGKTLVEEAAR
                     DDKIVAVTAAMPDGTGLNLFAERYPSRCFDVAIAEQHGVTFAAALAAGGMKPFCAMYST
                     FLQRGYDQVVHDVAIQRLPVRFAIDRAGLVGADGATHAGSFDIAYLANLPGMVVMAAAD
                     EAELMHMVATAAAHDDGPIAFRYPRGEGVGVDLPERGEVLTIGKGRLIQKGARVALLSF
                     GTRLAEVQKAAEALAARGITPTIADARFAKPLDRDLILDLATNHEALITIEEGAIGGFG
                     SHVAQLLADEGVFDAGLKYRSMVLPDIFIDQASPADMYAVAGMNAKQIEAKVLSVLGIA
                     TIGEKRA"
     gene            12368..14296
                     /locus_tag="L12_01802"
                     /gene="dxs_3"
     CDS             14502..15011
                     /gene="napF_2"
                     /locus_tag="L12_01801"
                     /inference="ab initio prediction:Prodigal:002006"
                     /inference="similar to AA sequence:UniProtKB:P0AAL0"
                     /codon_start=1
                     /transl_table=11
                     /product="Ferredoxin-type protein NapF"
                     /db_xref="COG:COG1145"
                     /translation="MNKLASRRAFLRGKLRMDKSAIRPPGAEDAEFYDLCTQCDECQEA
                     CPEDIIRFDAQGWPVVKLDAGPCTFCGDCANACPTGALNPEHVADWPWRAAVSASCLSM
                     NGVSCRICQDVCDHRAIRFRLQTGGRAEPVLDTDSCTGCGACASACPAGSVSFERHTPP
                     TQEVAL"
     gene            14502..15011
                     /locus_tag="L12_01801"
                     /gene="napF_2"
     CDS             15008..15280
                     /gene="napD"
                     /locus_tag="L12_01800"
                     /inference="ab initio prediction:Prodigal:002006"
                     /inference="protein motif:HAMAP:MF_02200"
                     /codon_start=1
                     /transl_table=11
                     /product="Chaperone NapD"
                     /translation="MNICGCLIHVTPETTQSAKAAIAATNGAEIHAAAEDGRLVVVVED
                     TPEKLASETIMDLHQIPGVISLSLTYHHFEDLAETRPHLNASRQT"
     gene            15008..15280
                     /locus_tag="L12_01800"
                     /gene="napD"
     CDS             15298..17790
                     /gene="napA_3"
                     /locus_tag="L12_01799"
                     /EC_number="1.9.6.1"
                     /inference="ab initio prediction:Prodigal:002006"
                     /inference="similar to AA sequence:UniProtKB:P33937"
                     /codon_start=1
                     /transl_table=11
                     /product="Periplasmic nitrate reductase"
                     /db_xref="COG:COG0243"
                     /translation="MTISESRRTFLKSTAAAATASAAGLPLATGQASAQVGNPDIRWDK
                     AACRFCGTGCSVLVGTKDGRVVATQGDPDAPVNRGLNCIKGYFLSKIMYGKDRLTTPML
                     RKTNGEYDKNGEFEPVSWDEAFDVMAAKWKEALAKKGPTSVGMFGSGQWTVWEGYAAAK
                     MMKAGFRSNNIDPNARHCMASAVVGFMRTFGIDEPMGCYDDFEHADTFVLWGSNMAEMH
                     PILWSRLTDTRLTKPGAEVHVLSTYEHRSFELADNGMIFAPQTDLAILNYIANYIIQNG
                     AVNEEFVKNHVNITKTATDIGYGLRDNHPLQQEAENPNVGKMDPISFEEYAEAVSEYTL
                     EYTSELSGVPAAQLERLAQQYADPNRKVMSLWTMGFNQHTRGSWVNSLMYNVHLLVGKI
                     SEPGNSPFSLTGQPSACGTAREVGTFAHRLPADMVVANDKHREICETAWNIPAGTIPPK
                     PGFHAVLQHRKLKDGDLNAYWVQCTNNMQAAPNINEEGYPGYRNPENFIAVSDPYPTVT
                     ALSADLILPTAMWVEKEGAYGNAERRTQFWRQQVKAPGEAKSDLWQVMEFSKRFTVEEV
                     WGEELLATMPEHRGKTMYEVLFANGSVDQFPLSETAEGFDNDESEHFGFYVQKGLFEEY
                     ANFGRGHAHDLAPFETYHQARGLRWPVVDGKETLYRFREGYDPYVPEGAGVKFYGKKDG
                     KASIIFAPYEPAPEEPDAEYDLWLCTGRVLEHWHSGSMTRRVPELHRAYPAAVVYMHPE
                     DARDRGLRRGQEIVLSTRRGEVTSRVETRGRNKVPRGLVFMPWFDEGQLTNKLTLDATC
                     PLSKETDFKKCACKVERA"
     gene            15298..17790
                     /locus_tag="L12_01799"
                     /gene="napA_3"
     CDS             17818..18636
                     /gene="napG"
                     /locus_tag="L12_01798"
                     /inference="ab initio prediction:Prodigal:002006"
                     /inference="similar to AA sequence:UniProtKB:P0AAL3"
                     /codon_start=1
                     /transl_table=11
                     /product="Ferredoxin-type protein NapG"
                     /db_xref="COG:COG1145"
                     /translation="MSRVGSPLSPQRRRFLQDSARAAGGCVAAGSLLAWLARDARALPA
                     EALRPPGALPEKDFLSACIRCGLCVRDCPYDTLKLAELGVDAVATGTPYFTARDIPCEM
                     CDDIPCVAACPTGALDPGLDNIDDAKMGVAVLVDQENCLNFLGLRCDVCYRVCPVIDEA
                     ITLETEHNARSGSHAIFIPTVHADRCTGCGVCEKSCVLPEAAIKVLPARLARGSSADHY
                     RKGWEEKEAKGAPVVEGIIDLPDRLPGPGTDNLVAPGGFEPTFNLPEVTQ"
     gene            17818..18636
                     /locus_tag="L12_01798"
                     /gene="napG"
     CDS             18633..19550
                     /gene="napH"
                     /locus_tag="L12_01797"
                     /inference="ab initio prediction:Prodigal:002006"
                     /inference="similar to AA sequence:UniProtKB:P33934"
                     /codon_start=1
                     /transl_table=11
                     /product="Ferredoxin-type protein NapH"
                     /db_xref="COG:COG0348"
                     /translation="MTSRTHMPLGQEAIAAKGWLGAHKYLLLRRASQLLFLVLFLLGPW
                     FGIWIVQGTLAGSLTLGVLPLTDPFVFLQSLIAGHWPELTAAIGAVIVLVAYALVGGRV
                     YCSWVCPINPVTDGAHWLHRKLGLQKGWQPKRGTRLWIMATVLIVSGMTGAIAWELINP
                     ITMLHRGLIFGMGFVWAMVAAIFLFDLFVSRHGWCGHVCPVGAFYGLVGQKAILRVSAA
                     NRAACDDCMDCYAVCPENHVISPALKGKGNDTPLILSPDCTNCGRCIDVCAEDVFKFTH
                     RFDALTVAPPEPTAAPQPRASRPF"
     gene            18633..19550
                     /locus_tag="L12_01797"
                     /gene="napH"
     CDS             19563..19997
                     /gene="napB"
                     /locus_tag="L12_01796"
                     /inference="ab initio prediction:Prodigal:002006"
                     /inference="similar to AA sequence:UniProtKB:P0ABL3"
                     /codon_start=1
                     /transl_table=11
                     /product="Periplasmic nitrate reductase, electron transfer
                     subunit"
                     /db_xref="COG:COG3043"
                     /translation="MKKPILVGLALIPPLLLGGLALAQSTGVTTLRGADVDEPVVLDQA
                     HRNVEGRLQRNYRQQPPLIPHSIEQYQIDLRTNQCLSCHDWTKAGERNAPTLSMTHYLD
                     REGRELDQIAGTRYFCNQCHVPQADALPLVDNTFEPSSGN"
     gene            19563..19997
                     /locus_tag="L12_01796"
                     /gene="napB"
     CDS             20024..20719
                     /gene="napC"
                     /locus_tag="L12_01795"
                     /inference="ab initio prediction:Prodigal:002006"
                     /inference="similar to AA sequence:UniProtKB:P0ABL5"
                     /codon_start=1
                     /transl_table=11
                     /product="Cytochrome c-type protein NapC"
                     /db_xref="COG:COG3005"
                     /translation="MSDDSQEKQGLIRRLWTWFWSPIAVLSVGFTLLAGFLAGILFWGG
                     FHWALELTNTEEFCVSCHTMETNLGEYRETVHYNNDSGVRAICSDCHVPDEWNHKIKAK
                     IMAVKDVYHELAGTISTPEKYEDHRLAMASAVWKKMKESDSRECRNCHNFDYMDFTLQE
                     TRAASEHQRALDTGMTCIDCHQGIAHSLPPGYLEEYQKISDAVDGEVLQKHAAASGDDI
                     RAFLNKSSD"
     gene            20024..20719
                     /locus_tag="L12_01795"
                     /gene="napC"
     CDS             20733..20990
                     /locus_tag="L12_01794"
                     /inference="ab initio prediction:Prodigal:002006"
                     /codon_start=1
                     /transl_table=11
                     /product="hypothetical protein"
                     /translation="MLEILGTIGGNVLGLPGILGLALGMMTRQLWLGALLGGLVGLIAP
                     LLFAGWQFSHIGTVPLLIAIIVGVCAGSLGTAIRRKGATV"
     gene            20733..20990
                     /locus_tag="L12_01794"
     CDS             complement(21018..21719)
                     /locus_tag="L12_01793"
                     /inference="ab initio prediction:Prodigal:002006"
                     /codon_start=1
                     /transl_table=11
                     /product="hypothetical protein"
                     /translation="MSHEAQKAIARQSLLLRSLPDQHVETLLSHAIWRQYDRGETIFLQ
                     EEKAQAVHVVLEGWVKLFRMTPTGAEAVVSVFTRGDSFGEAVALRNVAYPVSAEAVSAC
                     DVMHIPSPVLISLMKEDPEIGISILAATFTHLHSLVAQLEQLKAQTGAQRVAEFLLNLC
                     DSDTGGCEVSLPYDKMLIAGRLGMKPESLSRAFSRLKAVGVKINRNHAEISDIALLRDY
                     AESDPAENWGR"
     gene            complement(21018..21719)
                     /locus_tag="L12_01793"
     CDS             21906..23129
                     /gene="hemA_2"
                     /locus_tag="L12_01792"
                     /EC_number="2.3.1.37"
                     /inference="ab initio prediction:Prodigal:002006"
                     /inference="similar to AA sequence:UniProtKB:P18079"
                     /codon_start=1
                     /transl_table=11
                     /product="5-aminolevulinate synthase"
                     /db_xref="COG:COG0156"
                     /translation="MDYERFFDQSLEALRGEGNYRVFIDLQRRCGSFPNARQTDGSVQR
                     DVRIWCSNDYLGMGQHPSVIGAMHDALDRCGAGAGGTRNISGTTHDHVLLEAELADLHG
                     KEAALLFTSGYVSNWAALGTLAAKIPGLIVFSDALNHASMIEGIRHSRAQKVIWKHNDL
                     EDLEAKLAAADPDAPKMIAFESVYSMDGDIAPIKEICDLADKYGAMTYLDEVHAVGLYG
                     PRGGGIAEREGLMDRLTVIEGTLGKAFGVVGGYIAASAALCDFVRSFASGFIFTTALPP
                     SIAAGAAASIRHLKQSNAERDLQKARVAQVRARLDAEGIPHIPNPSHIIPVMVGDPVKC
                     KFISDTLLEEFGIYIQPINYPTVPKGTERLRITPSPVHTDEDIDHLVGALSALWQRCQI
                     ARQPLAAQ"
     gene            21906..23129
                     /locus_tag="L12_01792"
                     /gene="hemA_2"
     CDS             complement(23184..23471)
                     /locus_tag="L12_01791"
                     /inference="ab initio prediction:Prodigal:002006"
                     /codon_start=1
                     /transl_table=11
                     /product="hypothetical protein"
                     /translation="MPVTSSFSKYSCRRLPNALTRAWVTLLVLSVASALLTVLPIPPEL
                     LGGGILILALAKCRVILARYLDLAASPAWLRGFTMVMTGFALLIFALYLI"
     gene            complement(23184..23471)
                     /locus_tag="L12_01791"
     CDS             complement(23477..24025)
                     /gene="ctaE_2"
                     /locus_tag="L12_01790"
                     /EC_number="1.9.3.1"
                     /inference="ab initio prediction:Prodigal:002006"
                     /inference="similar to AA sequence:UniProtKB:Q9AEL8"
                     /codon_start=1
                     /transl_table=11
                     /product="Cytochrome c oxidase subunit 3"
                     /db_xref="COG:COG1845"
                     /translation="MSDASLIDELPGELLMWVLIISELLVFGAGLIAFMGVRLTDPVGF
                     AEAQSHLYRTGAALNTAVLVTSGYLAAQALHWRRIARRGAARLALIAAAALGVVFLIIK
                     GAEYAGKAAQGITYETHPFFLFYYLLTGFHAAHVLAGVGILLLVAWRDDPRNIEAGAQF
                     WHMVDLVWIMLFPVIYLLG"
     gene            complement(23477..24025)
                     /locus_tag="L12_01790"
                     /gene="ctaE_2"
     CDS             complement(24022..25944)
                     /locus_tag="L12_01789"
                     /inference="ab initio prediction:Prodigal:002006"
                     /codon_start=1
                     /transl_table=11
                     /product="hypothetical protein"
                     /translation="MVRIDFEPWEPEETIGKLWHTLASRLDAPEVHVGAAVDLSEVAGR
                     LAVLFRGLGGSSGVELRPVSPEVSRHRLGWRRRLATEVELMPRASFDGEVLRLPDRLAV
                     FPAREANGALYVWLAAAAAHAGTRIDEDDPLRADLHALVAARQMVEAALHNAPGLRPLY
                     TELCKGVLYQRDISGLPPVEAAVEELIRDMLGDPAPLSPKAEQLLALGDDVTAPRGYQH
                     FRPVPLWPELRPVGFSEHNEVENPDTEGPPEESGEKTHRARRRKSDQANRSDSFILHKF
                     EAILSWAEFLNINRRIDDDDPDNAKKAADDQEEIGLGQISKAPPTKLKLHLDLAPEDVN
                     RERLSGRVLYPEWDVRTGQYLPDHVNVLTSDAEIREDAAEFGKDPATARRIRAVKRQFE
                     ALRPGRVMTRGHLDGDQLDIEAAVRAQVDRCANGEGTERIWMQSRPEARDLAVSILLDV
                     SRSTESAVTGRAVIDIEREALAALAWGLNACGDDFAIHAFSSLKRQRVYVQRCKRFDEP
                     MGGLVEQRIASLRPGHYTRLGAAIRHCSADLAGQTRKRRLLLIITDGKPNDLDHYEGRH
                     GIEDTCMAIREARRAGQSVFGVTIDKTGKSWFPRMFGQGGFAVIPDPHRLTMALPQIYR
                     QLVGA"
     gene            complement(24022..25944)
                     /locus_tag="L12_01789"
     CDS             complement(25954..26763)
                     /gene="nirQ"
                     /locus_tag="L12_01788"
                     /inference="ab initio prediction:Prodigal:002006"
                     /inference="similar to AA sequence:UniProtKB:Q02441"
                     /codon_start=1
                     /transl_table=11
                     /product="Denitrification regulatory protein NirQ"
                     /db_xref="COG:COG0714"
                     /translation="MDGSMKLNEGAANAPFYLAQGDECDVFCAAYNNDLPVLLKGPTGC
                     GKTRFVAHMAARLGRPLYTVACHDDLAAADLIGRYLLKGGETVWVDGPLTRAVREGAIC
                     YLDEVVEARKDVTVVLHPLTDDRRILPIDRTGEELEAAPGFMLVASYNPGYQNILKTLK
                     PSTRQRFISLEFDFPSPEMEAQVVAQESGLPLERCKPLVRLAGKLRGLKGQDLEEGVST
                     RLVVYAATLIAQGMSTDRAILAAMIEPLTDDEDIKRGLLDLVTAVFG"
     gene            complement(25954..26763)
                     /locus_tag="L12_01788"
                     /gene="nirQ"
     CDS             complement(26769..28136)
                     /gene="norB"
                     /locus_tag="L12_01787"
                     /EC_number="1.7.2.5"
                     /inference="ab initio prediction:Prodigal:002006"
                     /inference="similar to AA sequence:UniProtKB:P98008"
                     /codon_start=1
                     /transl_table=11
                     /product="Nitric oxide reductase subunit B"
                     /translation="MKYESQKIAYAYFAVAMALFAVQVIGGLLAGFIYVFPNFLSELLP
                     FNIVRMLHTNSLIVWLLLGFFGAAYFLIPEETEREIHSPTLAYLQLIILVVGTLGVVVT
                     YVFNLFEGNWLLGKEGREFLEQPKWVKAGIVVAALMFLYNVSLTVLKGKKSAISSILVL
                     GLWGLALLFLFAFYNPGNLSLDKQYWWYVVHLWVEGVWELIMASILAYLMLKLTGVDRE
                     IVEKWLYVIVAAALFSGILGTGHHYYWIGTPGYWQWIGSIFSSLEVIPFFAMMAFAFVM
                     VWKGRRDHPNKAALLWSLGCATLAFFGAGVWGFLHTLHGVNYYTHGTQITAAHGHLAFY
                     GAYVCLNLAIFSYAMPILKNRDPYNQVLNMASFWLMTSGMVFMTFVLTFGGTVQTHMQR
                     VVGEYFMDVQDQIAIFYWMRLGSGVVVVLGALLFIYSIWVPRKEVIEPGASETPAE"
     gene            complement(26769..28136)
                     /locus_tag="L12_01787"
                     /gene="norB"
     CDS             complement(28153..28602)
                     /gene="norC"
                     /locus_tag="L12_01786"
                     /inference="ab initio prediction:Prodigal:002006"
                     /inference="similar to AA sequence:UniProtKB:Q52527"
                     /codon_start=1
                     /transl_table=11
                     /product="Nitric oxide reductase subunit C"
                     /db_xref="COG:COG2010"
                     /translation="MREVMTKSMARNIFYGGSLFFILIFLALSAHSHWYIVNSENSAKL
                     DDSVVRGKHVWEKHACINCHTILGEGAYYAPEVGNVMTRWGVLDDPESAFEALKGWMEA
                     QPTGIPGRRQMPNFNLSDEEIRDLTNFLIWTDNIDAQGWPPNEAG"
     gene            complement(28153..28602)
                     /locus_tag="L12_01786"
                     /gene="norC"
     CDS             complement(28724..29911)
                     /locus_tag="L12_01785"
                     /inference="ab initio prediction:Prodigal:002006"
                     /codon_start=1
                     /transl_table=11
                     /product="hypothetical protein"
                     /translation="MSAVIARIFGEGFRVFFLSAGLYGLFVGGVWGIWLMVQAGAVPAS
                     DTSYAMAPPMWHAHEMIFGYATAALGGFFLTAVPNWTGAPDARARFIVVAAGLWLLGRL
                     AMWYSGVLSPVLVAVCDLAFVPILAAKIATQLIRRPKPQNMVFLLLLSLIWIANLLTHL
                     EWIGVTGDTLDVGLRAGLLTLCSMIAILGGRITPAFTRNAMKRAGAPEEAWPVSVAALD
                     KSAMLIALLLPVSALVFGIGQMTGFVALLLGVVQILRMARWRSAWAMRQPILIALHVGL
                     GMLALGLILWGLSLLGFGNETAALHVLGIGCVGGTTLAVMSRAALGHSGRALIAPPPMA
                     VAYGLMAAAAILRWVGSDLNTGYLTAMLVVDGLWVGAFALYLIAMWSALTGPRAA"
     gene            complement(28724..29911)
                     /locus_tag="L12_01785"
     CDS             30001..31818
                     /gene="nirS_2"
                     /locus_tag="L12_01784"
                     /EC_number="1.7.2.1"
                     /inference="ab initio prediction:Prodigal:002006"
                     /inference="similar to AA sequence:UniProtKB:P24040"
                     /codon_start=1
                     /transl_table=11
                     /product="Nitrite reductase"
                     /translation="MPQEPLFYWRKFCRSARLTPLPLTFVKDDKGVMSHPRTCLTSKWR
                     VIMSLGISYNKTGRAFGVGLAMLLGSVAAPALAEEPTLSKEAFESSKQLYFERCAGCHG
                     VLRKGATGKSLEPLVETKNADGTVTESGTLKLGQDRLEKIIAWGTEGGMNNFSDVMSEE
                     EIRDMATYIQMEPPKPPEMSLEQMMATRKVYVEPEDYPTEPLHGRNWENFFVVIERDVG
                     KVAVIDGDTKEVLAHIPTGYAVHVLKASEHHKLEEPENPGRFWYTMGRDGKMTKIDLWQ
                     NPENMLVAEVTIGYDARDVAVSGDGKYVIGGAYWPPHFAIVDAETMEPKKVVSTRGYNV
                     DGDYVEEARVAAIYTTPNEPTWIVAVKELGQLWQVDYSDLDNLRIDKIDSAKFLHDGFF
                     DPTGRYFQIAANASNKMVVVDTETHKLEALIDTAPLPHPGPGANWDDPNCGPVAGTTHL
                     GEGTVTVWGNDPEGRPDDAWKVCYEVETDGPGLFIRTHPESDYIWADQTKHPEPEIQQS
                     VQVIDKATGEIVKTIQITEEEGNVAVHFEFNQDGSEVWVSKWNRSTSKEANGEIVIFDA
                     KTLEEIGRVKGLFAPTGKFNVYNRSNHVT"
     gene            30001..31818
                     /locus_tag="L12_01784"
                     /gene="nirS_2"
     CDS             31943..33727
                     /locus_tag="L12_01783"
                     /inference="ab initio prediction:Prodigal:002006"
                     /codon_start=1
                     /transl_table=11
                     /product="hypothetical protein"
                     /translation="MTSEPDKKKPIWRRYFLWGMPVAGIAVAFVAGIIFWGGFNTAMEA
                     TNTKEFCVSCHEMRDFVYEEYTGTIHDVNRSGVGAVCSDCHVPKDWTHKIIRKIKASRE
                     LYGKMVGTINTREKFEAKRVHLAMNEWERMKATDSRECRNCHDFESMMPEFQKPRARQQ
                     HLNAMTVGQTCIDCHKGIAHSDARDRAEEEYLEKLEAPNPDFIREIPAEYLASLERIEA
                     KEAAEAEAEKAARVAQQEAVQAQIAAAVDAAVAEERAKASGEEAAAPAGGGSDVGTNID
                     WAAVPGADMKLFYPGQASFEWVQNGRSHGGARPLTKGGDQCTTCHAKELDTIGNKIVAG
                     GDLEPTPIPGKRGVIDATVQAAHDDETLYIRLQWPDAGHNPAPFVDGGKMDPDNQIKVA
                     MMITGTGIEMGDQVGCWASCHADNSYMPFDPGAEAIAANGDVSGRLSTQDTVTKYISES
                     RTEVEIKGRRGKALGGWDKLQAADQIEQYLADGTYLDLMRVYADGSATNGYLLEQRVVN
                     DGEIAASASLDAGMWTVVFTRPLNSGAPGDVPLEAGQTYTVGFAIHDDFAAARFHHVTL
                     DTSLALDDDSAFINVVKQ"
     gene            31943..33727
                     /locus_tag="L12_01783"
     CDS             33782..34183
                     /locus_tag="L12_01782"
                     /inference="ab initio prediction:Prodigal:002006"
                     /codon_start=1
                     /transl_table=11
                     /product="hypothetical protein"
                     /translation="MKPQHLLPALLLLAAPAWAEDTTALCAEAEERYVELFGQPSSAVE
                     DAEVVLMYKYNFCPFELTVKAGTTVRWVNVDKRTSHSVLLKDGSEPESDRLFPEETVEL
                     TFLTPGPQDYLCGPHWETQNMIGMITVEP"
     gene            33782..34183
                     /locus_tag="L12_01782"
     CDS             34384..35145
                     /gene="sumT_2"
                     /locus_tag="L12_01781"
                     /EC_number="2.1.1.107"
                     /inference="ab initio prediction:Prodigal:002006"
                     /inference="similar to AA sequence:UniProtKB:O34744"
                     /codon_start=1
                     /transl_table=11
                     /product="Uroporphyrinogen-III C-methyltransferase"
                     /db_xref="COG:COG0007"
                     /translation="MSGKVFLIGAGPGDPELMTLRALRMLQEADVVVYDRLVSADILNL
                     HAVGARLIPVGKAPKCHTVPQDRINEILVEEARAGHTVARLKGGDPMIFGRGSEEAAHL
                     MANGIPVEYAPGITAAQGASCSTGVPLTHRGLATSVQYVTGHRQADKVLDLDWKRLADP
                     DTTLVVYMGVANIGQIAMGLMTESLPGSTPVLAVGKATTPDEHRMVSRLDRLAADVRAA
                     DLKAPTLFIIGKVVSLYAERSAAELLEQANG"
     gene            34384..35145
                     /locus_tag="L12_01781"
                     /gene="sumT_2"
     CDS             35138..35524
                     /locus_tag="L12_01780"
                     /inference="ab initio prediction:Prodigal:002006"
                     /codon_start=1
                     /transl_table=11
                     /product="hypothetical protein"
                     /translation="MAKLGRRYAAPGSSARQRPTAPRSRSLTSVLLTSAVLVATTAFAA
                     DTLDPNALKRLVHQDCGSCHGLSLKGGLGPDLRSETLEHYDADVLTGVILDGIPDTAMP
                     PWRPLISQEEAEWIARYLLKPEAQ"
     gene            35138..35524
                     /locus_tag="L12_01780"
     CDS             35521..36666
                     /locus_tag="L12_01779"
                     /inference="ab initio prediction:Prodigal:002006"
                     /codon_start=1
                     /transl_table=11
                     /product="hypothetical protein"
                     /translation="MKQLILTLAATLMMTTAQAEPTATGDLGLVIERAKGSVLLVDQSD
                     RAALARIEGLGDLSHASLVYSPDERFAYVFGRDGGLTKVDIVTRQIAGRVVQAGNAIGG
                     AISDDGQLVAVSNYEPGGVRVFDAETLEMVADIPTGSKTIGLVDAPGRRFVFTMWDTGE
                     TWIADFAAGAPAITKIPEMGKNPYDALITANGRTYITGLFGEDGLTALDLWAETPEPIR
                     VLPNYGRGQEEMPVYKMPHLEGWALTGREFVLPAVGHHEVLWIDADTLTETGRTKTHGQ
                     PVFAMARPDGRQVWVNFAHPLNDTIQVIDSVTKDIIHEFKPGPAVLHMEFTPRGHEVWI
                     SVRDANKVMVYDTQTFEKLREIEADSPSGIFFTARAHRTGL"
     gene            35521..36666
                     /locus_tag="L12_01779"
     CDS             36670..37659
                     /locus_tag="L12_01778"
                     /inference="ab initio prediction:Prodigal:002006"
                     /codon_start=1
                     /transl_table=11
                     /product="hypothetical protein"
                     /translation="MEHITDPADRRLLDEFQRDFPLTDRPFQVLAYLLGLDEVEVLNRL
                     VHMRATGRITRVGATIAPGTVSASTLAAVAAPEDRLEQVAALIDAEPGVNHNYQREDDW
                     NLWFVATGPDRAHVDNTLARISQRTGLRVLDLRLVRPFNIDLGFRMASDAQMVPNRRKV
                     DRSAMQPGDRALLQALSTGLPLVAEPYAALAQSLDRDPDEVMARIEALHMAGIVSRLGV
                     IVRHRALGWSANAMVVWDLPSQQIDRAGPALAAHPGITLCYERRPVADLWPYRLYSMIH
                     ARSRPEARAVLAGATALPELAGVRHKVLFSTRCFKQTGALIQPKEVAA"
     gene            36670..37659
                     /locus_tag="L12_01778"
     CDS             37656..38105
                     /locus_tag="L12_01777"
                     /inference="ab initio prediction:Prodigal:002006"
                     /codon_start=1
                     /transl_table=11
                     /product="hypothetical protein"
                     /translation="MTLDATDRAILNRMQDDLPLTPHPYAEVARDLGISEADLLTRLAR
                     MKEDRVITRFGPFFDAAAMGGAFCLCAMAVPSADFETVLTKVNAHPEVAHNYERTHRLN
                     MWFVLATETPEGIAAAADAIEQETGIKVLRFPKLQEFFIGFRVAA"
     gene            37656..38105
                     /locus_tag="L12_01777"
     CDS             38102..38584
                     /locus_tag="L12_01776"
                     /inference="ab initio prediction:Prodigal:002006"
                     /codon_start=1
                     /transl_table=11
                     /product="hypothetical protein"
                     /translation="MIDAKDREIIEALQGGLPLVPAPYAAVADRLGLDEGALIGRLAEL
                     KARGVIRRIAAAPNHYKLRMTSNGMTVWDVEDSRIAELGAQIGALPFVTHCYERPRALP
                     DWPYNLFAMVHGADRDEVEEKRAQIADILGDACGAKDILYSTRILKKTGLRLKKKG"
     gene            38102..38584
                     /locus_tag="L12_01776"
     CDS             38588..39802
                     /gene="mftC"
                     /locus_tag="L12_01775"
                     /EC_number="2.-.-.-"
                     /inference="ab initio prediction:Prodigal:002006"
                     /inference="similar to AA sequence:UniProtKB:P9WJ79"
                     /codon_start=1
                     /transl_table=11
                     /product="Putative mycofactocin radical SAM maturase MftC"
                     /db_xref="COG:COG0535"
                     /translation="MFRLTEYMHQLVKPTPVRKRRSGPVKPVVIWNLTRRCNLKCRHCY
                     TVSADVAFPGELSHQQAMETLEDLGQFRVPALILSGGEPLDRFDFFDIATRARKLVPML
                     ALSTNGTKIHGETADRIADVGFSYVGISLDGIGATNDWFRGVEGAFADALRGVRECKRR
                     SIKVGLRFCLTEGTQHHLPDLLQLCDDEGVDKFYLSHLVYAGRGDKNRGEDAEHLRTRK
                     GMDLLLDRAWEAASGGRPLDIVTGNNDADAGYFLNWVRAHFDAEKAAHVREHLAAWGGN
                     SSGLGVANIDNLGRVHPDTYWSDYTVGNVKTAPFSQLWTGGDQMLELLRTRPRPLKGRC
                     GACQLKDVCGGNTRIRALQLTGDPWAEDPACYLSNEEIGVQDAGERLQVTPFRGKSHDP
                     AHQFF"
     gene            38588..39802
                     /locus_tag="L12_01775"
                     /gene="mftC"
     CDS             39777..41402
                     /gene="nirS_1"
                     /locus_tag="L12_01774"
                     /EC_number="1.7.2.1"
                     /inference="ab initio prediction:Prodigal:002006"
                     /inference="similar to AA sequence:UniProtKB:P24474"
                     /codon_start=1
                     /transl_table=11
                     /product="Nitrite reductase"
                     /db_xref="COG:COG2010"
                     /translation="MIRRISSFDTVGSARPASARVVSAGASGGSIFKKMKTGALCAALS
                     VGAAWADAPSDYAEFCASCHGENRLGGVGPALIPETLKRMRGPRVAAVIAEGRAATQMP
                     AFSHELDALQIEELAGWLKSPLENDPEWGEADIMASRTLDEDYVSVDAPVWDSDPMNIT
                     LAVETGDHHVSVLDGDTFEVLDRFETPFAVHGGPKFSPDGRYVFIMSRDGWVQKYDIWA
                     LKQVGRVRAGLNSRNIAMSGDGKWVAVANYLPNSLTLLSTEDLSVAKVIEVKSKNGVPS
                     RVSAVYQAPPRESFVLALKDVPEIWEVFYGANPPQFGIGHDFRIEGQFKNPDPFPVRKI
                     TTPDYLDDFFFDQTYEYVMGASRDGKGGQVIDLVIGHKVADLDLPGMPHLGSGITWKHG
                     DSTVMATPHLTDGTVSVIDMETWETVKRIKTEGPGFFMRSHENSPYVWADVFFGPNKDA
                     MHVIDKQSLEIVKTLRPAPGKTVAHVEFTKDGSHALVSIWEDDGAVIVYDAQTLEEVRR
                     LPMRKPSGKYNVWNKITFSEGTSH"
     gene            39777..41402
                     /locus_tag="L12_01774"
                     /gene="nirS_1"
     CDS             41359..41622
                     /locus_tag="L12_01773"
                     /inference="ab initio prediction:Prodigal:002006"
                     /codon_start=1
                     /transl_table=11
                     /product="hypothetical protein"
                     /translation="MSGTKSPSRKAPATDGKWPVWKLAILLYPATMLTVAINLFLLGLI
                     LHGIGFSVIRPVPAILWSIPLGVPAAWLAGRWLRGLMDEADG"
     gene            41359..41622
                     /locus_tag="L12_01773"
     CDS             41727..42191
                     /locus_tag="L12_01772"
                     /inference="ab initio prediction:Prodigal:002006"
                     /codon_start=1
                     /transl_table=11
                     /product="hypothetical protein"
                     /translation="MSALTHLHNLPVRAVRAAAGLAGILLLLLQSFAPALASPGQSVWM
                     EICSEGGAVWVEVDLEEGPEDPTAPCPKCAECALCAITSAAPVPEMAQTPQSGIVRFVQ
                     VQNSKSFVLYNSNWLWPETRGPPCATQIESERALRASMASTQLSGGAPWS"
     gene            41727..42191
                     /locus_tag="L12_01772"
     CDS             42182..44359
                     /locus_tag="L12_01771"
                     /inference="ab initio prediction:Prodigal:002006"
                     /codon_start=1
                     /transl_table=11
                     /product="hypothetical protein"
                     /translation="MVVSRAYHFVLAFALSCLMAISANADSLASFLPELEPADLAPGAD
                     AFGPVRDDVKVAPVLKGGETVAWAFLTSDFVGTTGYSGKPIHVVAAIDDDAVLTGVKLV
                     KHSEPIVLIGIPNSRMVELTEGYTGLDLKREAETGGEGHDLDIISGATVTIMVIDDSLV
                     RGGIKVARALGLGGLSPLQADGPKREVDLAQDAVYDWTTLSGDGSVRRLTLDIGQVNAA
                     FEATGDQRAIKRPEPGAPDDTFIDMHMALVSVPSIGKSLLGEAEYQNLLNWLDEGEQAI
                     LVLGRGAYSFKGSGYVRGGIFDRIQLIQGDSSVRFFDKQQRRLGKVAAADAPTFSELDI
                     FKIPADAEFDPAEPFRLQLLVQRAVGAVEKTFLTFDLGYKLPEQYLLPVAAPTVVDDAT
                     GEAAAKAALWQRIWKDRTVEIGVLGLMLLVLTATFFFQFHATMNARVFYWFRIGYLTMT
                     LFFIGWYANAQLSVVNLMALAGSLRTGFSWDAFLLDPLVFIQWFAVAAALLFWGRGAYC
                     GWLCPFGALQELTNKIARAFKVPQWTLPWGLNERLWPAKYMIFLGLFGLSFVSIPLAET
                     YAEIEPFKTAIILKFMRDWPFVVFALALLGIGLFVERFYCRYLCPLGGALAIPARIRMF
                     DWLRRYKDCGTPCQTCANECPVQAIHPTGEINPNECVTCLHCQVLYQSESKCPVVIRQL
                     KRRAKTGSVNIKTPLGQPPANHPNAKPQSVS"
     gene            42182..44359
                     /locus_tag="L12_01771"
     CDS             44374..46281
                     /gene="nosZ"
                     /locus_tag="L12_01770"
                     /EC_number="1.7.2.4"
                     /inference="ab initio prediction:Prodigal:002006"
                     /inference="similar to AA sequence:UniProtKB:P94127"
                     /codon_start=1
                     /transl_table=11
                     /product="Nitrous-oxide reductase"
                     /translation="MSEHDKKLNVTRRGLLGASATGAVLAGTGLGSTLMTAKEASAAAN
                     AALEPGELDEYYGFWSSGQTGEVRILGVPSMRELMRIPVFNRCSATGWGQTNESLKVLT
                     EGLLPETKQYLAANGKVTYDNGDLHHPHMSFTDGTYDGRYLFMNDKANTRVARIRCDVM
                     KCDKIIEIPNAHDIHGLRPQKYPRTGYIFANGEHEAPLVNDGEILDDPSQYVNIFTAID
                     GDTMEIAWQVMVSGNLDNTDCDYQGKYAFSTSYNSEMGMNLAEMTENELDHVVVFNLKG
                     IEDAIAAGNYQELNGVKVVDGRKEAGGNLTRYIPIPNSPHGVNAAPDKKHIMINGKLSP
                     TVSVIDVEKVDALFADNADPRSAIVAEPQLGLGPLHTAFDGKGNAYTTLFLDSQVVKWD
                     IAKAIEAFGGADVDPILDKVDVHYQPGHNSTSMGETSEADGKWLISMNKFSKDRFLNVG
                     PLKPENEQLIDISGDKMKVVHDGPTFAEPHDSIIVHRSKVNPVNVWDRNDPMWEEARQQ
                     AAADGVDLEEGAEEPIRDGNKVRVYMTSTAPVFSLEKFTVKQGDEVTLYVTNLDDVDDV
                     THGLCLSNFGIAMEVAPQATASVTFIADRPGVHWFYCQWFCHALHMEMRGRMFVEPRSA
                     "
     gene            44374..46281
                     /locus_tag="L12_01770"
                     /gene="nosZ"
     CDS             46285..47541
                     /gene="nosD"
                     /locus_tag="L12_01769"
                     /inference="ab initio prediction:Prodigal:002006"
                     /inference="similar to AA sequence:UniProtKB:P19843"
                     /codon_start=1
                     /transl_table=11
                     /product="putative ABC transporter binding protein NosD"
                     /translation="MRWSLLIPLLLGSPLWAADWDVPNRAGAINEILAQVADGDTLRLS
                     PGVYAERLVLDRPVTIDGLGQATIDGQGEGSVITVTGPGVTVRGLTVIGSGSGHDGIDS
                     GIQLTKTAHAPVVEDNVLLGNLYGVDIHGAKDSIVRRNRIEGRQDRHMNARGNGVYVWN
                     APGAVVEDNDIRYGRDGIFVNSSKKNTFTGNLFRDLRFAVHYMYADNSVVSDNVSIGND
                     LGYAVMFTSNVTVANNVSIGDREHGVMLNYANKSTITGNVVKGAKEKCTFLYNSNKNEF
                     TDNWFQGCGIGIHFTAGSERNRILGNSFIGNRTQVKYVSTKWVEWSEDGRGNYWSDFAA
                     YDVDGNGIADAPYRPNDSMDHVLWTQPSAKLLLGSPAVQLVRWSQSAFPALLPGGVMDS
                     NPLMQAPEPPAMKKVPHDG"
     gene            46285..47541
                     /locus_tag="L12_01769"
                     /gene="nosD"
     CDS             47531..48424
                     /gene="nosF"
                     /locus_tag="L12_01768"
                     /inference="ab initio prediction:Prodigal:002006"
                     /inference="similar to AA sequence:UniProtKB:P19844"
                     /codon_start=1
                     /transl_table=11
                     /product="putative ABC transporter ATP-binding protein
                     NosF"
                     /db_xref="COG:COG1131"
                     /translation="MTDKALSIDHVLKDRGKTRVLDDITLSLAPGQRVALLGHNGAGKS
                     TLIKSILGLTPIHGGAIRIGDVTPGSAQARRETAYLPEAVSFHPALTGREQLTLFAQLS
                     GAKADVPGLLERVGLSDALDRRIGTYSKGMRQRLGLAQVLLGQPKVALLDEPTSGLDPI
                     SRQDLYAIIDELAAQGSAVLIASHALTEVEARTDRIAIMRKGRMVADDTLNNLSALAGL
                     PIRLKVRASANADALAAELGGNRINGASVELLCTPEDKMEALRRIAGLGDAVADVEMTP
                     PKLEDLYRHYAQEDLQ"
     gene            47531..48424
                     /locus_tag="L12_01768"
                     /gene="nosF"
     CDS             48421..49242
                     /gene="nosY"
                     /locus_tag="L12_01767"
                     /inference="ab initio prediction:Prodigal:002006"
                     /inference="similar to AA sequence:UniProtKB:P19845"
                     /codon_start=1
                     /transl_table=11
                     /product="putative ABC transporter permease protein NosY"
                     /db_xref="COG:COG1277"
                     /translation="MTRFLAITRTEMLILRRNRWLLVATLIMVLFALALTFAGSAPTGT
                     LGVDMLTVSVASMTTLSVYLAPLLALMISFDAIAGDVDRGSLSLLLSYPAGRGEILLGK
                     FTAHLAALAFAMTIGFGTAGAVAAFFGGAGPESLMALARLILTSILLGAVFLALGYLLS
                     ALAKGATAAAGLSAGLWLVFVVLYDLGLLGAVVMDKGGAFTQSVFPWVMVANPADAFRL
                     WNIAATEGVAMASGMTGAAQALPVWAAPASLLIWPVLGFALARLAFRRVEP"
     gene            48421..49242
                     /locus_tag="L12_01767"
                     /gene="nosY"
     CDS             49239..49754
                     /gene="nosL"
                     /locus_tag="L12_01766"
                     /inference="ab initio prediction:Prodigal:002006"
                     /inference="similar to AA sequence:UniProtKB:O68481"
                     /codon_start=1
                     /transl_table=11
                     /product="Copper-binding lipoprotein NosL"
                     /translation="MKRLALIALVTMAACKEEVAEAPDPVDLTPDALSYFCQMNIAEHG
                     GPKGQIHLEGYPAPLFFAQVRDMLAYLKSPERDAKITAVYVSDMGVAPSWRQPGISNWI
                     AADGATFVVGADVAGGMGAREVVPFAEPAEAEAFILRYGGSALPLSEVPDAEVLGPVDL
                     DLILETPA"
     gene            49239..49754
                     /locus_tag="L12_01766"
                     /gene="nosL"
     CDS             49751..50647
                     /locus_tag="L12_01765"
                     /inference="ab initio prediction:Prodigal:002006"
                     /codon_start=1
                     /transl_table=11
                     /product="hypothetical protein"
                     /translation="MTRLTRRRFLTISAACAAVPAAASGVAQWRGIALGAPASLRLEGL
                     TDTQAAPIFAAVEAELHRLEDIFSLYRTRSQISRLNRAGRLRAPAPELLEVLSLCSALH
                     DASEGAFDPTVQPLWLALASGAAHAHVDRARQAIGWNRVHVGADEIRLPQPGLSAITLN
                     GIAQGAVTDRIAALLRSYGLSDVLVDMGEVAALGERGGAEPWRVGLAGPDGTVAKRITL
                     RDRAVATSAPDGTRLNGGLGHILNPLGAGPTHRAVSISAPQAAVADGLSTALCVTSPDR
                     TKAALARFPDARIEMLI"
     gene            49751..50647
                     /locus_tag="L12_01765"
     CDS             complement(50741..51772)
                     /gene="dpaL"
                     /locus_tag="L12_01764"
                     /EC_number="4.3.1.15"
                     /inference="ab initio prediction:Prodigal:002006"
                     /inference="similar to AA sequence:UniProtKB:P40817"
                     /codon_start=1
                     /transl_table=11
                     /product="Diaminopropionate ammonia-lyase"
                     /db_xref="COG:COG1171"
                     /translation="MKAVSNPYRNGTKLADDAPYPSTDISGLGRHRLFCPDFVETPLVD
                     ATALAPVAKLWVKDERPRMGLGSFKALGAAYVIACQADAAADKMLNGRTYVTASAGNHG
                     MSMAAGARVFGADAVVYIAETVPESFADRLRAQNAQVVREGIDYAASMEAAAQAAQQNG
                     WTLLSDSSWEGYTDLPHLLMEGYLQMALETTEQCPEAPTHILLQAGVGGMAGAVAAYAR
                     KVWGDAPQITVVEPGSAPALQASIEAGQCVFADGPDSIMGRLDCKEPSLIALNGLARDA
                     DLFLTLDDSEVAAQLPAMAETGLDTSASGGAGIAAVMNAAVRQALEIGPEARVLCMLTE
                     QPA"
     gene            complement(50741..51772)
                     /locus_tag="L12_01764"
                     /gene="dpaL"
     tRNA            51951..52036
                     /locus_tag="L12_01763"
                     /product="tRNA-Leu"
                     /inference="COORDINATES:profile:Aragorn:001002"
                     /note="tRNA-Leu(taa)"
     gene            51951..52036
                     /locus_tag="L12_01763"
     CDS             52148..52612
                     /locus_tag="L12_01762"
                     /inference="ab initio prediction:Prodigal:002006"
                     /codon_start=1
                     /transl_table=11
                     /product="hypothetical protein"
                     /translation="MPDFRVLTRDTLRPLAALSVRAEQSTFVASNLMTMAQSRFEPGSE
                     IYGIWEDETPVGLLAVVDMFHPDADLDEGDDPDSIYIWRLMVDQAHQGKGHGRSALEFA
                     KALAQKKGRANLVISVVDEPGSALPLYKRFGFDPTGRIVDGEVEMVMALS"
     gene            52148..52612
                     /locus_tag="L12_01762"
     CDS             53349..54533
                     /locus_tag="L12_01761"
                     /inference="ab initio prediction:Prodigal:002006"
                     /codon_start=1
                     /transl_table=11
                     /product="hypothetical protein"
                     /translation="MAKVKFYDGFTFSQLNHQVFVPTLVNPEFNASKSRFESDKAEAIA
                     PNFEPIGSHKVVLKGNFKMFGTTLTGAVKSIKLVGPNGKLYEITEIKGVSLWDYIVQTM
                     NLPLNPTALTELVFADGVSMSLGGGNDQFDGTDGRDVVKGGGGDDELFGGNRKDFLYGQ
                     NGEDTINGGAGNDNLFGGDGDDFLFDYLGDNKLSGGEGDDDLFTGNGKDEISGGAGNDS
                     ISSGQGKDDIKGGSGSDIISAGSGADKVDGGKGHDTISGNGGNDKIDGNNGNDWIDGGS
                     GKDILKGGRGHDQFVFVEAMDSGLGKDNRDVIKDFDRGVDVINLVLIDAGSAEGDQAFT
                     FIGENDFSGAEGELRYRKSDDKTVVSGDIDGDGVADFQIELTGKMNLSADDFIL"
     gene            53349..54533
                     /locus_tag="L12_01761"
     CDS             54845..55063
                     /locus_tag="L12_01760"
                     /inference="ab initio prediction:Prodigal:002006"
                     /codon_start=1
                     /transl_table=11
                     /product="hypothetical protein"
                     /translation="MSALYPQEKAATYACQSNSLAVSCLMAGFSLRYASDSPTIEFEEV
                     SFRPTPTACGGVTTPRDWLYLPILNAA"
     gene            54845..55063
                     /locus_tag="L12_01760"
     CDS             55615..56574
                     /gene="aplIM"
                     /locus_tag="L12_01759"
                     /EC_number="2.1.1.37"
                     /inference="ab initio prediction:Prodigal:002006"
                     /inference="similar to AA sequence:UniProtKB:D4ZX35"
                     /codon_start=1
                     /transl_table=11
                     /product="Modification methylase AplI"
                     /db_xref="COG:COG0270"
                     /translation="MLTSVELCAGAGGQALGLETAGFSHTALIEIDKHCCNTLRHNRPE
                     WNVLEEDLRIFKERAADYKGMDLLAGGLPCPPFSVAGKQLGEQDERNLFDDAIDVVDAT
                     RPRAVMIENVRGFLDAVFHDYRERLKTQLEKLGYKTDWRLLNASDYGVPQLRPRVVIVA
                     IQEERAELFDWPEPNPHNPPTVGETLHDLMAARGWRGAEEWASQADEIAPTIVGGSKKH
                     GGPDLGPTRARAAWATLGVEGRTIAPEAPDPFHNGMPRLTVPMVARIQGFPDDWHFTGA
                     KTNAYRQVGNAFPPPVAQAVSGQIARTLRKRVLRAVNG"
     gene            55615..56574
                     /locus_tag="L12_01759"
                     /gene="aplIM"
     CDS             56641..57549
                     /gene="naeIR"
                     /locus_tag="L12_01758"
                     /EC_number="3.1.21.4"
                     /inference="ab initio prediction:Prodigal:002006"
                     /inference="similar to AA sequence:UniProtKB:P50187"
                     /codon_start=1
                     /transl_table=11
                     /product="Type-2 restriction enzyme NaeI"
                     /translation="MKQKIPESKVVAGHPDYELLDAIASDINRRAGGTEHLATKFSAML
                     RQCVDDVIMTPKTGRRSYEELEKTEKTYIGTRVEIELRATLNLPKGTLDTVILGHDVDI
                     KNTMGSNWMIPTEAVDHPCILVAADEVRAKCYLGLIVARAEYLTLGKNKDSKKSISALG
                     FANIFWMLMSHPYPPNFWRTVAPDAIERIFSGKSGNQRMANLFREVQRQPITRDVVEAV
                     AQQQDFMRRIRSDNGKGTRDHLAREGILLLSGHYDTPLITALGLPNCSGSEFVSYRPVS
                     QTEIDLAANHGIAIERVFDNE"
     gene            56641..57549
                     /locus_tag="L12_01758"
                     /gene="naeIR"
     CDS             57542..57688
                     /locus_tag="L12_01757"
                     /inference="ab initio prediction:Prodigal:002006"
                     /codon_start=1
                     /transl_table=11
                     /product="hypothetical protein"
                     /translation="MNNLEAFSRVRYEDVWEVVGNDASDVTTIGSKKHESILSPETELK
                     AAE"
     gene            57542..57688
                     /locus_tag="L12_01757"
     CDS             57685..58968
                     /locus_tag="L12_01756"
                     /inference="ab initio prediction:Prodigal:002006"
                     /codon_start=1
                     /transl_table=11
                     /product="hypothetical protein"
                     /translation="MTEICAYHTFFPVGQGLFAAGSIEFWPPPTKRRRRIYIEGNEEPP
                     VHPPYRWVYDCGSSTAKRLVSNAIADLKGSCAGAQIDLLTISHFHNDHTSGMVDLLKAI
                     GAKTVMLPWAPLWHRLIIGFAQGLRAYDDEMLFFVDPVQYLTQRAGDDFGQVLFVMPSD
                     GEGPPYSTEPTFEPEPPEDLDDADKVYGPGTTASYDELDLIYEHGERRVRVLQPGQAIP
                     VFGVWEFIPYNDPDTRPSDPTNFAAKVASHRHSLLGGSESERKDALQSLRSLYVATFGK
                     TAMNDVSLTLYGGAIGTWRGHRYCNCCLQGLIGTCDCWREHETKAAILLTGDGNLSSVP
                     KWDALEQYLDHRRAFRTSVFQVPHHGARANWHDGLADAVSPAMSVFCSDPSHSYGHPHA
                     EVLRDFWNHRAIQVDQHSGLNLKMILER"
     gene            57685..58968
                     /locus_tag="L12_01756"
     CDS             59157..61448
                     /locus_tag="L12_01755"
                     /inference="ab initio prediction:Prodigal:002006"
                     /codon_start=1
                     /transl_table=11
                     /product="hypothetical protein"
                     /translation="MIDRVQLLQNFGQFSNVSPPQNTALTPFTLLYAENGRGKTTVATM
                     LRSLATGDGTLVTERHRLGAQHPPRLVLGYGGASITFQNGNWSQTLPDIAIFDDAFVAA
                     NVCSGIEVQAAHRKNLHELILGAQGVALSNTLQGHIDRVEMHNVTLRDLSNAIPAAARG
                     PYRVDTFCNLEQDPDIDNKIEDAQRRLAAARSADAIRQRPGFQEISLPDFDLHAIEGVL
                     AQSLPDLEASAADRVRSHLNNIGGGGENWVADGMPRIAQASQGQDQDICPFCTQELQRS
                     DIIEHYRAYFSDAYEALKDAVRETGVSVRNAHSGDILAAFERGIRTCVQSHEFWKDFID
                     IPEIEIDTASIAREWNAAKDAVLVQLRAKATAPLEQMDLSAETRQAVRTYRARIAEVQA
                     LSERLIGVNERLDLVREQAAADDLAALTDDLSKLQAKKARYEQSVVQACDAYTAEKTAK
                     TNTENLRDQARAALDQYREQIFPAYEDAINAYLARFAAAFRLGQVQSVNQRGGSSASFC
                     VVINNENVDVAADEGPSFRNTLSAGDRNTLALAFFFASLDQDANLANKMVVIDDPMTSL
                     DEHRTLHTRAEIIRLFGRVRQIIVLSHSKPFLCNLWEQADRNARTALRINRAAAGSEIA
                     TWDVRNDSISEHDKRHELVRSYLQVADPGEERKVAQALRPILERFLRVAYPEHFPPGQL
                     IGPFLGLCGQRVGTNNEILSQNDLDELRALKDYANRFHHDSNQAWETEHINDAELSDFA
                     RRTLIFASRR"
     gene            59157..61448
                     /locus_tag="L12_01755"
ORIGIN
        1 gggacctttg cggatccggc cagccagatc atagtgcgag ccgtggcagg ggcagaacca
       61 gccgccaaag tcaccagcat cccccagagg cacacagccc aggtgcgtac agacgcccat
      121 ctgaacgatc catgcacccg gcgcttcgcc ttcaggcgac ggcatcacgc ggttggcgtc
      181 ggtcgccggt gcatcagggt tcaggttgaa gttgcgcgcc agcggatccg gcagggcatc
      241 aacgccgtcg gcgtcctgct cctgtgcttc ctggatctcg gcaccggtgc ggtgacggat
      301 aaagacgggt ttacccagcc atttgacggt cagctgtgtg cccggctcaa ccccgctgac
      361 gtcggttcgg atcgaggaca gggcctgaac gtctgccgat gggttcatct ggttgatcag
      421 gggccatacg gctgcaccgg cagtcacgac acctgcgccg ccagcgacgt aatacaggaa
      481 atctctgcgg gtgccttcgt ggtcttctgc gtgggacacg aggttttctc cgattgtctg
      541 gcgcccgcgg acgggcaaat agctcgcgca ccgcacgaat gcggcgtctt aaccgcgctg
      601 tctatcgggg agattagtgt tcgtctagcg gtcataaacg cgcaatacgc cgcatctggg
      661 ttttttatca cagggcatct gacttttttg atgtttcagc gccacatctt ttcgcaagcc
      721 gccgattcga aagggtttga ttcgcccgcg atctcggatt tcgggcagaa tcgatggcac
      781 gctgcacccc catctcttga ttgatgcaga atcgtgcaag gtgtcacctt cagattcggc
      841 tttgttcccg tgcaaatgac aggtttgaga tagaccattt attctgcaca caaccaatcc
      901 gtttcctgtt gcacttatta cgcgaatgcc agacatccga ccccgcgcga acgccgatca
      961 ggagacccca atgtcaaagc cccccttggc cgccgttctg ttaacgattg cactgaccac
     1021 tcaggtcgcc gccgccggtg atccggcgaa aggcgaaaaa ctttataacc gctgctcttc
     1081 ctgccacgcg atcatcaaag atggtgaggt tttggtaaaa ggcggcatca ccggaccgaa
     1141 tctctatgga gtcgtgggcc gcgttgccgg atccgagaac gactatcgct atggcagcga
     1201 acgcctgccc gttggcatgt tcaccgatga catgatccgc gccggcgaag aaggccttgt
     1261 ctggaccgaa gacaatatcg ccgcctattc caaggatccc atccggttca ttcaggatta
     1321 tctggatgac gagtccgcac gcccgaacat gagcgtcaaa ctgaagaaag gcgccgaaga
     1381 catcgccgcc tatctgacga cgttcagtcc ccagtgacct tgatcaccgg cgctggctac
     1441 gccttgtgca tcaaggcggc cagctgcccg gtttcgctgc cgaacccgtc cgtcacgtga
     1501 ccagcggcgg cggcccgcac ggcctcgact ttgttctgac ccagcttcca ggtgccctga
     1561 agatcgtcca cctgcatccg gcagggcaca atcatccgca acatcttggc caaagcttcc
     1621 gtggacatct tatcggtgac ccatgggggc ttgggcaaca ggcgccgctc atagaatgcc
     1681 gactggcgct gcagcaaatc caacagatcg tcctgcgggc acagttccag aaccccgctt
     1741 agatgaacgg ccacgtaatt ccatgtcggt acctgatctt cgacgccata ccaatctggc
     1801 gagatgtacc catccggtcc ctgcaccgcg atcttcgctt gctgcgggtc acgcagcgcc
     1861 cgcacgatgg gattcgaacg caccagatgc agctcggcca cagttccgtc ttcggacaac
     1921 agaaacggca catggctcag taacggagca ccgtcggcag acaccgccag aacgccaaaa
     1981 gcccgatccc gggcgaattc gatatggcgc gaacgatctt cggcgcgaaa catgggattg
     2041 gggtgcataa cgatcctcct gtcaatcctc ttgcagaggc agatgcttct tggcaaggtc
     2101 cgcctcgttc tcagggcggg gtggaattcc ccaccggcgg tatgcgggca tcgacccgta
     2161 agcccgcgag cggccccgca gtgtccacga tccgaaaagt gggaaccggt tttcggacaa
     2221 attgtggaac caccaaaggg tgacaagcag atctggtgag aagccagagc cgacggttac
     2281 agtccggatg aaagagaacg cgcagacgcg ccggtgatgc ggcgcgattg ctcgtgatcg
     2341 ccttgggtga cgtgtctgta aactcaggag atcactatga cacacacccg ctttgctttt
     2401 atcaaggcca actggcattc cgatatcgtc gagcacgcac ttgaggggtt tctacaactc
     2461 atccctgccg agcaggtcga tgtcttcgac gcccccggcg cgttcgagat gccgcttctg
     2521 gcccgcgatc tggcccaatc cggccaatac gccgccatcg cctgcgccgc ctttgtcgtt
     2581 gatggtggca tctatcgcca cgatttcgtc gctcaggccg tggtcgacgg cctgatgcgc
     2641 gccgggctgg acagcggcgt tccggtcctg tcggtctcac tgaccccaca tcagtatcag
     2701 gaaaccgacc accacaacgc catctaccga gtgcatttcg tcaaaaaagg ccgcgaggcc
     2761 gcgcaagccg cgctttcgat caccaaaacc cgccagtccc tgaaggccgg actctgatcc
     2821 gcttcatctg gccaaaaata tctccggggt gaattgagcc ataggctcaa gagggggctg
     2881 gccccctccc ccgcttcacc gaaatccgct tgaggccgag ccccgcgccc gctaatcacg
     2941 atccgcaaag gagcacgccc catgtcgatg aacagctttg gacacctctt ccgcgtcacc
     3001 acctggggtg aaagccacgg tcccgccttg ggcgcgaccg ttgatggctg cccgccggga
     3061 gttgaaatca acgaaagcat gatccagcac tggctcgaca aacggaaacc ggggcagaac
     3121 aagtttacca cccagcggcg cgaacccgat caggtaaaaa tcctgtccgg cgtgttcgaa
     3181 ggccagacca ccggtacgcc cgtccaactg atgatcgaaa acaccgatca gcgttccaaa
     3241 gactacggca atatcatgga caagttccgc ccgggccatg ccgatatcac ctattggcag
     3301 aaatacggca tccgcgatta tcgcggcggc gggcgcagtt cggcccgtga aaccgcgtcg
     3361 cgtgttgctg ccggagggct agcgcgggaa gcaatcaaac aaatcgcgcc gaatgtgcag
     3421 atcaccggct acatgaccca gatcggcccg cacaagatcg accgcagcaa tttcgactgg
     3481 tctcagatcg aacagaaccc gttctggacg cccgacgcgc aggcggcgca ggactgggcc
     3541 gcctatctgg acgaactgcg caaatccggc aactcggtcg gcgcagtggt cgaggttgtc
     3601 gcgcgcggcg ttcccgccgg gctgggcgcc ccggtttatg ccaagttaga cactgatctg
     3661 gccgccgcga tgatgtcgat caacgccgtc aaaggtgtcg agattggcga aggcatggcc
     3721 gccgccgagc tgaccggcga ggccaacgcg gatgagattt tcatgggcca gaacggcccg
     3781 caatacagtt cgaaccacgc gggcggcata ctgggcggca tctcgaccgg gcaggatgtc
     3841 gtggtgcggt ttgcggtcaa gccgacctcg tcgatcctga ccacgcgcaa aaccatcacc
     3901 aaatccggcg aagagaccga gattatcacc aaaggccgac acgacccctg cgtcggcatc
     3961 cgcgccgtcc ccgtgggcga ggcgatgatg gcctgtatga tcctcgatca cctgttgctg
     4021 caccgtggtc agatcggcga gaatcgtgga catatcggct gatctgcgca cccggctgcg
     4081 ccgcaccgtc gcgcagcgga tgcagaccga cccggcgcat gatctggccc atctggatcg
     4141 cgtctgggtg aacgcgcagg ccatggcgga tgaacagacc gacagatcgg tgctgctggc
     4201 ggcctgctat ctgcacgatc tggtcaacct gcccaaaaat tcacccgacc ggcacctcgc
     4261 ttcgcgccga tcggctgaaa attcagagcc tattctggcg gaattgggct tttcccctgc
     4321 ccggatcaac gtcacgcaac atgccattgc ggcacatagt tattcggcca acatcccgcc
     4381 tgtaacgccc gaagcccgga ttctgcgcga cgctgatcgg ttggatgcgc ttggggctat
     4441 cggcattgcg cgcacattct cggtgtccgg cgcattgggt cgggttcttt acgatccggc
     4501 tgatccgttt gccaacacgc ggcctctgga cgatctgcga ttttcgctgg atcactggaa
     4561 ggtcaaactg ctgaacctgc cggatgagat gctgactgac acgggccgcc agatcgcgcg
     4621 gcaccgcacc gaccgcatga tccggtttct ggaagaattc ggggatgaaa tcggccaccc
     4681 gctgcccgat cactggaaat cgacctgatt ggtacaatcc cggcgttgat cttttgtcgc
     4741 caaaagcgca gggtccggcc aatggcaaaa tcgttaacat cgcatcgacc catgctggcc
     4801 gtgggtctca aactggctgc gctgatgctg ttcacctcga tgtcggcact ggtcaaagcc
     4861 ctgtccgagg atttcccgcc gggtgaactg gtgttcttcc gctcgctctt tgccattccg
     4921 gtcattatcg cgtggctgat ctggcgcgga gagctggcgc agggattcat agtcaagaaa
     4981 cccatgggac atttctggcg cggcgttttg ggcaccagcg ctatgggtct gacctttacc
     5041 ggcctcagcc tgctgcccct gcccgaggtc acggctatcg gttatgccac cccgatcttt
     5101 actctgattc tggccgcctt gatgctgggt gaacgtatcc gaatgatccg catcggcgcg
     5161 gtggcactgg ggcttctggg cgttctgatc atgatctggc cccggctcgg tagcactcag
     5221 atggagctgg cagcaaccat cggcgcattg tgcgtcctga ccgcaacggt cgcccgcgcc
     5281 tttgtccaga tccacatccg gcaactggtc aaggtcgatc acccggccgc catcgtgttc
     5341 tatttctcga tgaccgcaac cttattgtcg gctttgaccg tgttctgggg atggaagatg
     5401 ccgacgctga atcaggctct gatactggtc acaatcggac taatcggcgg ggtcgcgcag
     5461 attctggtca catcgtccta tcgctttgga caggcctcaa tgctggcgcc ctatgattat
     5521 gcgaccatgc tgtttgcgat tgtcattggc tatgtctggt tcgacgaact gcccacggtg
     5581 gcgatcctcg ccggtgccgc gctggtcatc gcaggcaata tcgtggtcgt ctggcgcgag
     5641 caccaactgg ggctggagcg gggcaaggcc cgcgcgctga ccgatcacaa accgtgactt
     5701 tacctttcgc aaacttcgct taggttaccc gcgacaatca caaagggttc cccgatgagc
     5761 gacgcgcagg atcacaagga aaagatgcag aaggtgcagg ccgagcaccg caagaaagtg
     5821 tccgaggcga ccgatcccgg gcgcggtctg gtgctgatca acaccggcaa gggcaagggc
     5881 aaatcctcgg ccgcgttcgg ggtggttatc cgcgcgctgg gatggggcca gaaggttgcc
     5941 gtagtgcagt tcatcaaggg caagtggaaa accggcgagc gacgcttttt cgaagatcgc
     6001 gatctggtca cctggcacac gatgggcgaa ggctttacct gggacacaca ggaccgcgag
     6061 cgtgacatcg ccgccgccaa cgccgccttc aacaaggcct gcgcgctgat ggccagcggt
     6121 gagtatgatc tggtggtgct ggacgagatc aatatcgccc tgcgttatga atacctgtcg
     6181 gtggatcagg tgattgcggg gctgaaggca cggtcagaca agacaagcgt gttcctgacc
     6241 gggcgcgacg caccgcaggc actgcgcgat tatgccgatc tggtcaccga aatgactgtg
     6301 gaaaaacatc cgtttcaggc tggcatcaaa gctcagcgcg gtgtggattt ctgatactga
     6361 cgttttcgtt cgacccgcgg gtcacttgac cagtgctgat gaaaaacaga gcctaacaat
     6421 ggacaagccg cgcagagctg cgcggcttgt cgatcagcgg atgccggatg tgatcaggcg
     6481 gtggcgatct gctcaggcgc gctgagcgag atcacgacca caacggccgc accattcagc
     6541 cagtagaaca gcgcatcgat accggtaaat cccagcaggc tgggtgccag caggaaagtg
     6601 atgccgacga tcaggtccac ggccagatgg aacttgtagg gcaacacccg ccagatacca
     6661 agatgatggt cggtcagcac cgtcagcaca aaagcagcga caccggtcac cacggataac
     6721 caaagcgcca gcggattgga ctgacccaat cccagaacaa agggcagcac catcagcgcg
     6781 atggcaaccg gatagtcgag atacgcatga acagtgcggg taacgaaacg cagggacatc
     6841 tgaacttcct ttcctcaatc agtgatgagg taagaatagg tgcgcccatg cgaacgtagc
     6901 attccagatc gtttgcgaga tattgcagat cgttcagaac cgacgatgga tcagtgcatg
     6961 gcccgatagg ccgcaggtga cacgccgacc tgcttcttga acacgcgcga aaacgctgcc
     7021 tccgaggcat agccgacctc ggccgccgcg tcggccacgt tccagcggct ttccgtcagg
     7081 ccgtggcagg cgatctgcat ccgccagtcg gtcagatatt gcatgggcgt ggtgcccatc
     7141 ttctcggcga agagctgggc aaaggcggtc cgcgacatcg ccgcctcgcg tgccagcgtc
     7201 gcaacgctcc agtcctgagc cggagactga tggaacgctg tcagcgcgcg cgagatgcgc
     7261 gggtcggcaa acccggccag cgccgcgtca tcggggcttt gatgttccag ataggcgcgg
     7321 atggcctgcg caaacagaac ctcggacagt ttcagggcga tcaggtcgcc accgatccgc
     7381 gcgcccgaga cctccgagcc gatcatgcgc aacgtcgcct cgatccacga acccgcctct
     7441 tccccgtaat tctggatcag gatgtaaggc ggcagccggt caatcagcat atgcccggtg
     7501 ccattacgcc cggcagggcc ggtgaacgag aaatggccgc agatcaactg cgtatcccgt
     7561 tcctcatccg cgccgccata gaccagaaca ccgtcgcctt tgtaaccgga aatctgcaac
     7621 acctgctcca aaggcagcgc atcaaatggc cggacctcgt tacacaacaa ggcatgcggc
     7681 gcgccatgcg gaatcaggat caggtcaccc tgcttgaggc gcagtgtttc gccggatgcg
     7741 gggacatgaa ccttcaactc accgcgttgg acgaaatgaa accgcgcgac gttttcgaag
     7801 cccggcacct gaacgccgaa gggtggcgtg aaagacgtgc ggaaatagaa tgtaccgcgc
     7861 aaggacaggc gggtgagaat atcgctgaga aggtccaaca tggatcataa atatcggctt
     7921 ggtcagccaa gtccacgacg tgggacgatc tgcacgaaaa tttgcacgcc ctgcaacaaa
     7981 aacccccgcc gaagcgaggg ttccagatgt ttccgattac gagcggacca gtttttcgta
     8041 atcctcggca atctcgcggg tcaggtcgcc gacctcaaag gtgtagtctc cgatctgccc
     8101 gaccggggtg acctcggcgg cggtgccggt cagccagcac tgctcaaaat cagccatttc
     8161 ctcgggcttg atgcggcgct cgtggacggt gatgcccttg tctttcagca tctggatcac
     8221 ggtctggcgg gtgataccgt tcaggaagca atcggccagc ggggtatgga cctcaccatc
     8281 cttgacgaag aacacattgg cgcccgtcgc ctcggccaca taaccgcggt aatccatgaa
     8341 cagcgcgtcc gaacagcctt tggcctcggc cttgtgcttg gagatggtgc agatcatata
     8401 aagacccgcg gccttggcat gaaccggaat ggtctcaggg ctgggacgtt tccattcggc
     8461 gatgtccagc ttggcgccct gcatcttggc gtcaccgtaa taggcccccc acggccacac
     8521 ggcgacggcc atgcgcaccg ggttcttggc cgacgcgacg cccatatcct cacccgagcc
     8581 gcgccagacc aacgcgcgga tgtaagcgtc ctgcaggccg ctggctttca acgcctcttg
     8641 cttggcggcc tcgatctggt ccagcgtata ggggatcggc atgtccagcg cctcggccga
     8701 ggcgatcaag cgttcggaat gttcccggct tttgaagatc ttgccgttat aagcgcgctc
     8761 accctcgaac accgaggacg cataatgcat cgcgtgtgac aggatgtgca cattggcctc
     8821 gcgccaatcc accagtttgc catccatcca gatgacaccg tcacgatcat cataccccgc
     8881 catgcgaacc tcctgaaccg ggtcaaattt ccaaatattg cgctgattaa gtccgtatcg
     8941 gacatattgt tgcgcaaaaa ctgcgattcg atacctgtgc actcttggaa tgtcaataag
     9001 gctgacataa actgaggccg tattgtgcat gaggcccgtt atgtccgaaa tccgccccgc
     9061 cccgatcttt ggcggagaaa gcctgttatt tctgacggat gagcagttac ggcagggtat
     9121 tgaggcgatg ttctttgcct atcgcggctt taccgccgat cccgatcgca ttctgtccga
     9181 catggcctat ggccgcgcgc atcaccgggc gattcacttc atcaatcgcg cgccgggcac
     9241 caccgtgaac aatctgctgg gcatcctggg tgtgacgaaa cagtctctga accgggtcct
     9301 gcgcaccctg atcgaagacg gattggtcga aagccgcgtg ggaaaggtgg ataaacgcga
     9361 acgccaccta tttctgactg acaaaggcaa ggcgctggag gccactttgt ccgatgcaca
     9421 gcgggcacgg atgcgggcgg cattcaagga cgcaggcccc gaagcggtgg ccggttttcg
     9481 taaagtgctt gaagcgatga tggatgctga tatgcgtcgt gcatatacga aactgcggga
     9541 tacgacttca tgagcgatat ggacgcccat cttctgatcg tcgacgatga cgagcgcatt
     9601 cgcgatctgc tcaagaaatt tctgatgcgc agcgggttcc tggtgactgc ggcacgggat
     9661 gcggcgcatg cacggcgggt gttgtcgggg ctggatttcg acctgatcgt gatggacgtg
     9721 atgatgccgg gcgaggatgg cgtcagcctg accaaagcgc tgcgggacac ccatacgacc
     9781 cccatattgt tgctgaccgc gaaaggtgag accgaacatc gcatcgcggg tcttgaggca
     9841 ggcgccgatg actatctcgc caagccgttc gagccgaaag agctgctgct gcggatcaac
     9901 gcgatcctgc ggcggatgcc ggaaactcca gcgcaggagg cggcgacgaa gattttgacc
     9961 ctcggcccga ttcgttacga cattgaacgg ggcgagatgt ggcaggggga cgatccggta
    10021 cgtctgaccg cgaccgagag ccagttgatg aagatcttct cggcccagcc gggcgagccg
    10081 atcagccgcg ccaagctggt cgaggatctt ggccgtgaca aggggcaagc gcaagaacgt
    10141 gcggtggacg tacagatcac ccgcctgcgc cgcaaaatag aacaagaccc gaaacagcct
    10201 cggtatctgc agaccgtgcg aggggccggg tatatgctgg cgccggatta aagcaccgct
    10261 gcgcggcaat ttcatgcctt cggcgaggat attttggcca gatgaacagg ggaccccgat
    10321 gaccacagcc cttttgaccc atgccgattg cctgggccat gtgacgccgg acgggcatcc
    10381 cgagcgggtg gcgcggctgg aacatattct gcacgctctg gaggggctgg agctgaagcg
    10441 ggtaaccgcg ccattggcgg cagatgacga tctgttgcgg gtacatcccg aaagccatat
    10501 tcgcgagata caatccacac ggcctgccga gggtttcgcg cagatagatg gcgacacatt
    10561 catgtctccg ggttcggtcg atgcggccta tcgcgcggcg ggcgcggcag tgcgggcggt
    10621 tgatctggtg ctgggcggcg aggcctcgaa cgcgttctgc gctattcgcc cgccggggca
    10681 ccatgcggaa cgcgagaccg cgatggggtt ctgcctgatc ggcaacgctg cgctggcggc
    10741 gaaacatgcg cttgatcatc acgggctgaa ccgtgtggcg gtggtggatt tcgatgtgca
    10801 ccacggcaat ggcacgcagg atttgctgtg ggatgaggcc cgtgcgctgg tgatcaccag
    10861 tcagcagatg ccgctgtggc cgggatcagg ccgcccggat gaaaccggtg cgtatgagac
    10921 ggttctgaac atgccgctcg cccccgggtc cggcggggcc gagatgcgcg cggcatatga
    10981 ggcacaggcc tttccgcgtc tgcgcgcatt caggcccgaa ctgatcatca tttccgccgg
    11041 gttcgatgcc catcaggatg atcctttggc caatctgaac tggtctacgg gtgatttcgc
    11101 atggatcaca gcggaactgt gcaggatcgc cgatgaggtt tgcgagggcc gtatcgtctc
    11161 gactctggaa ggcgggtatg atctgaacgc actggccgcg gcgacacgcg cccatgtgga
    11221 agaactgatg aaggcagcca aatgaccgat accccagttg agcagatgac gttcgaacag
    11281 gcgatgaaag agcttgaggc cgtggtgggc cagctggaac gtggcgatgt ggcgctggat
    11341 cagtccattg cactgtatga gcgcggggcg gccttgaaaa agcgctgcga ggatgagttg
    11401 aagcgcgccg aggagaaggt ggccgcgatc actctggacg ccagcggtca gccgaccggg
    11461 acgacgcctg tcgaaggtca gtaaatgttt cacgaacaac tggcgcagga tgcggcgcgg
    11521 attcaggatc agttcgatgt gattctgggc gcgctggacg atctggacgt gacccgggcg
    11581 atggcctatg ccaccgaggg cggcaagcgg ttgcgcggat ttctggtact ggaaagcgcc
    11641 cggctccata gcatcgacgc aagctgtgca atctggcccg caaccgggat cgaagcgctg
    11701 cacgcctatt cgctggtgca tgacgatctg ccctgcatgg atgacgacga tctgcgacgc
    11761 gggcggccta cggtgcatgt gaaatggaat gagggcatcg ccgtgttggc cggagatgcg
    11821 ctgcagactc tggcttttga gttgtgcgcg cggcccgagg ttggaaatgc caaaatccgt
    11881 gcggatttga ccctaacatt ggccaaggca agtggcgcgc aggggatggt tctggggcag
    11941 gcgctggata ttgcggccga aacggcggct gcgccgttga cgctggatga aatcacccgg
    12001 ctgcaagcgg gcaagaccgg tgccttgatc gaatggtcag cctgtgcggg ggcacggatg
    12061 gcgcagaccg atccggcacc cttgcgccaa tatgcccaag cccttggcct tgcttttcaa
    12121 atcgccgatg acattttgga tgttgagggt gatgccgaaa aggccggaaa gcggctgcag
    12181 aaagatgccg aggcgggcaa ggcgaccttt gtctcgcttc tgggtcttga ggcggccaaa
    12241 tcccgcgcgg ccgagctggt ggaaagtgcc tgcgccgcgc tggaagcgta cggcgcaccg
    12301 gctgaaacct tgaagcaggc cgcccgcttc gttattgccc gggacagcta agccaggaac
    12361 gcgccaaatg tctgaccgcc ccaatacgcc cctgctggac cttgtgaacc gccccgcgga
    12421 cctgaagcag ttctcggacg cgcagctgca tcaggtggcg gcagagttgc gggccgagac
    12481 gatctctgcc gtgtcggtca ctggtggtca tctgggcgcg ggtctgggcg tggtcgaact
    12541 gaccacggcg ttgcacgcgg tattcgacac accacgggac aagatcatct gggatgtagg
    12601 ccatcagtgc tatccacata aaatcctgac cgagcgccgc gaccgtatcc gcaccctgcg
    12661 ccagaaagac ggcctgagcg gcttcaccaa gcgcagcgaa agcccctatg atccgtttgg
    12721 cgccgcccat tccagtacgt cgatcagcgc cgcgctgggg tttgccgtag cgcgcgatct
    12781 gggcggcgtg acgtctgagg gtctgggcga cgcgattgcg gtgatcggcg atggctcgat
    12841 gtccgccggc atggcgttcg aggcgatgaa caacgcgggc cacctgaaaa aacgccttat
    12901 cgtgatcctg aacgacaacg agatgagtat tgccccgcca gtgggtgcgc tgtcgtctta
    12961 cctgtcgcgc atctatgccg aagaaccgtt ccacgatctg aaagccgctg ccaagggcgc
    13021 ggtctcgctg ttgccggaac ccttccgcga aggggccaag cgggccaagg agatgctgaa
    13081 aggcatggcg gtgggtggaa cactgttcga ggaactgggc ttttcctata tcggcccgat
    13141 tgatggtcac gatatggacc agctgctgcc ggttctgcgc accgtcaggg cgcgggccac
    13201 ggggccaatc ctgatccatg tgctgaccaa aaaaggcaag ggctatgccc ccgccgagca
    13261 ggcccgcgac aagggtcatg ccaccgccaa gttcgacgtt gtgacaggcg agcagaaaaa
    13321 ggcgccctcc aatgcgccct cctatacctc ggtcttcggc aagaccctgg tcgaggaagc
    13381 cgcgcgcgac gataagatcg tggccgtcac tgcggcgatg cccgatggca ccggtctgaa
    13441 cctgtttgca gagcgctacc cctcgcgctg tttcgacgtg gcgattgcgg aacagcatgg
    13501 ggtgactttt gccgcagcgc tggcggcggg cgggatgaag ccgttctgcg ccatgtattc
    13561 caccttcctt cagcgcggct atgatcaggt ggtgcatgac gtggccattc agcgcctgcc
    13621 ggtgcgtttc gccattgacc gcgcggggct ggtgggggcc gatggcgcga cccatgcggg
    13681 ctcgttcgat atcgcctatc tggccaatct acccggtatg gtggtgatgg ccgccgccga
    13741 tgaggccgag ctgatgcata tggtcgccac cgctgcggcc catgatgacg gcccgatcgc
    13801 cttccgctat ccgcgcggtg aaggggtggg tgttgacctg ccggaacggg gcgaagtgct
    13861 gacgatcggc aaaggccgac tgatccagaa gggtgcccgc gtggcgctgc tgtccttcgg
    13921 cacgcgactg gccgaagtgc aaaaggcggc cgaggcgctg gccgcgcgcg gcatcactcc
    13981 gaccattgcc gatgcccgtt ttgccaagcc gctggaccgg gatctgatcc ttgatctggc
    14041 cacgaaccac gaggcgctga tcaccatcga agaaggcgcc atcggcggct ttggcagcca
    14101 tgtagctcag ttgctggcgg atgagggcgt gtttgatgcg gggcttaagt accgctcgat
    14161 ggttttgccc gatatcttca tcgatcaggc cagcccggcg gacatgtacg cggtggccgg
    14221 catgaacgcc aaacagatcg aagccaaagt tctttctgtg ctgggcatcg ccacgatcgg
    14281 ggaaaaacgc gcctgagcat caggcgtgta ggcgcagcgc gcaaaccgag gtgaggcatc
    14341 aaatacgccg gaatagcgca ttcctcactc atattattct aatagcgccc aaataataaa
    14401 catttcagaa atgacatagg tcaatttctt gcgcgccgtg ctaggctaac acccgagtca
    14461 ggcaggccaa cccctgccaa aaactcaagg gtcgcgagcg aatgaacaag ctagccagcc
    14521 gacgcgcatt cctgcgcggc aagttgcgca tggacaaatc tgccatccgc cctcccgggg
    14581 cggaggatgc ggaattctac gacctctgca cccaatgcga tgaatgccag gaagcctgcc
    14641 ccgaggacat catccgtttt gacgcgcaag gctggcccgt ggtcaagctg gatgcgggac
    14701 cctgcacgtt ctgcggcgat tgcgccaacg cctgcccgac cggggctctg aaccccgaac
    14761 atgtggcaga ctggccatgg cgcgccgcgg tgtcagcgtc ctgcctgtcg atgaacggcg
    14821 tcagttgccg catatgccag gatgtctgcg accaccgcgc aatccgcttc cgcctgcaaa
    14881 ccggcggccg cgcagaaccc gtacttgata ccgacagctg caccggctgc ggcgcatgcg
    14941 ccagcgcctg ccccgccggt tccgtcagct ttgaacgcca caccccgcca actcaggagg
    15001 ttgccttatg aacatctgtg gttgcctcat ccatgtgaca cccgaaacca cgcaaagcgc
    15061 caaagcagcg attgccgcga cgaacggggc cgaaatccac gcggcggccg aggatggccg
    15121 ccttgttgtt gtggtcgagg atacgccgga aaaactggcg tccgagacga tcatggatct
    15181 gcatcagatc ccgggcgtga tctctctgtc cctgacctat caccatttcg aagacctcgc
    15241 ggagacccgt ccgcacctta acgcttctcg ccagacctaa agccggagac ccatatcatg
    15301 accatctctg aatcccgccg gacctttttg aaatcaaccg ccgccgctgc gacggcctcg
    15361 gcagcaggtc tgccgcttgc aaccgggcaa gccagcgccc aggtcggaaa cccggacatc
    15421 cgctgggaca aggccgcctg ccggttctgc ggcaccggct gttcggtctt ggtcggcacc
    15481 aaagacgggc gcgtcgtggc cacccagggc gacccggacg cgccggtgaa ccggggcctg
    15541 aactgcatca agggctattt cctgtccaag atcatgtacg gcaaggaccg tctgaccacg
    15601 ccgatgctgc gcaagaccaa cggcgaatac gacaagaacg gcgagttcga gcccgtcagc
    15661 tgggacgaag ccttcgatgt aatggccgcc aaatggaaag aggcgctggc caagaaaggc
    15721 ccgaccagcg ttggtatgtt cggttccggc cagtggaccg tctgggaagg ctatgccgcc
    15781 gccaagatga tgaaggcggg cttccggtcc aacaacatcg accccaacgc gcgccactgc
    15841 atggcctcgg cggtggtcgg ctttatgcgg acatttggca ttgacgagcc gatgggctgc
    15901 tatgacgatt tcgaacacgc cgatacgttc gtgctctggg gctcgaacat ggccgaaatg
    15961 cacccgatcc tgtggtctcg cctgaccgac acacgcctga ccaaaccggg tgccgaggtg
    16021 catgtgctgt ctacgtatga gcaccgctca ttcgagctgg ccgacaatgg catgatcttt
    16081 gcgccgcaaa ccgatctggc gatcctgaac tatatcgcca attacatcat ccagaatggc
    16141 gcagtgaacg aagaattcgt caagaaccac gtcaacatca ccaagaccgc caccgatatc
    16201 ggttatggcc tgcgcgacaa tcacccgctg cagcaagaag ccgaaaatcc caatgtcggc
    16261 aagatggacc cgatcagctt cgaggaatat gccgaagctg tttcggaata cacgctggaa
    16321 tacacatccg aactgtccgg cgtccccgcc gcgcagcttg agcgtctggc ccagcaatat
    16381 gccgatccaa accgcaaagt aatgagcctt tggaccatgg gcttcaacca gcacacccgc
    16441 ggatcgtggg tgaactcgct gatgtacaac gtgcacctgc tggtgggcaa gatttccgaa
    16501 cccggcaact cgcccttctc gctcaccggt cagccttcgg cctgtggcac ggcacgtgag
    16561 gtcggcacct tcgcccaccg cctgcccgcc gatatggtcg tggcaaacga caagcaccgc
    16621 gagatttgcg aaactgcgtg gaacatcccc gcgggcacca tcccacccaa acccggcttc
    16681 cacgccgtat tgcagcaccg caagctgaag gatggcgacc tgaatgccta ttgggtgcag
    16741 tgcaccaaca acatgcaggc tgcaccgaac atcaacgaag aaggctatcc cggctatcgc
    16801 aacccggaaa acttcatcgc cgtgtccgat ccttatccga ccgtgacggc cttgtctgcc
    16861 gacctgatcc tgcccaccgc catgtgggtc gagaaggaag gcgcctatgg caacgccgag
    16921 cgccgcacgc aattctggcg ccagcaggtc aaagccccgg gcgaggcgaa gtcggacctc
    16981 tggcaggtca tggagttctc gaaacgcttc accgtcgaag aggtctgggg cgaggaacta
    17041 ctggccacaa tgccggaaca tcgcggcaag accatgtacg aggtgctgtt cgcaaacggc
    17101 tcggtcgacc agttcccgct gtctgagacc gccgaagggt tcgacaacga cgaatccgag
    17161 catttcggct tctacgtcca gaaaggcctg ttcgaagaat atgccaattt cggtcgcggc
    17221 cacgcgcacg atctggcacc attcgaaacc taccaccagg cccgcggtct gcgctggccg
    17281 gtcgtggacg gcaaggaaac actctatcgt ttccgcgaag gctatgatcc ttacgtgccc
    17341 gaaggcgcgg gtgtgaagtt ctacggcaag aaagatggca aggcgagcat catctttgcc
    17401 ccatacgaac ccgcccccga ggaaccggat gcggaatatg atctgtggct gtgcaccggt
    17461 cgtgtgctgg aacactggca ttcgggttcg atgacccgtc gggtgccgga actgcaccgc
    17521 gcctatcccg ccgccgtggt ctatatgcac cccgaggacg cgcgcgaccg tggtctgcgg
    17581 cgcggacagg agatcgtgct gtccacccgc cgtggtgagg tcaccagccg ggtcgaaacc
    17641 cggggccgca acaaggtacc gcgcggtcta gtcttcatgc cgtggttcga cgaaggccag
    17701 ctgaccaaca agctgacgct ggacgcgacc tgcccgctgt cgaaagagac cgacttcaag
    17761 aaatgcgcct gtaaggtcga gcgcgcgtaa agggcaggca aggcaaaggt aagacccatg
    17821 tctcgtgttg gctctcccct ctctccgcag cggcgccggt tcctgcagga ctcggcgcgc
    17881 gcagcgggcg gctgcgtggc agccgggtcc ctgttggcct ggctggcacg ggacgcacgg
    17941 gcattgccgg ccgaggcgtt gcgccccccc ggtgccttgc cggaaaaaga cttcctgtcc
    18001 gcctgtatcc gctgtggctt gtgcgttcgg gactgtccct atgacacact gaaactggcc
    18061 gaactggggg tcgatgcggt ggccaccggc acgccgtact ttaccgcccg tgatattccc
    18121 tgcgagatgt gtgacgacat cccctgcgtc gcggcctgcc ccaccggagc gctggacccc
    18181 gggctggaca atatcgacga tgccaagatg ggcgtggccg ttctggtcga tcaggaaaac
    18241 tgcctgaact tcctcggcct gcgttgcgat gtctgctatc gcgtctgccc cgtcatcgac
    18301 gaggcgatca cgctggaaac cgagcacaac gcccgttcag gcagtcacgc gatcttcatc
    18361 ccgactgttc atgccgatcg ctgcaccggt tgcggtgtct gcgagaaaag ctgcgttctg
    18421 cccgaagctg cgatcaaggt tctgcccgcc cggctggccc gtggcagcag tgccgatcac
    18481 taccgcaagg gctgggaaga aaaagaagcc aaaggcgcac ccgtcgtcga aggcatcatc
    18541 gacctgcccg accgcctgcc gggaccgggc accgataacc tcgtcgcacc gggcggcttt
    18601 gaacccacgt tcaatctgcc ggaggtcacc caatgacctc ccgcacacat atgccactgg
    18661 ggcaggaagc catcgccgcc aaaggctggc tgggtgccca taaatacctg ctgctgcgcc
    18721 gggcgagtca gctgctcttt ctggtgctgt tcctgctggg cccgtggttc gggatctgga
    18781 tcgtgcaggg cactctggcc ggatcactga cactgggcgt gctgcccctg accgacccgt
    18841 ttgtctttct gcaaagcctg attgccggac actggcccga gctgaccgcc gccatcggtg
    18901 ccgtcatcgt tctggtggcc tacgcgctgg tcggaggccg cgtctattgt tcctgggtct
    18961 gcccgatcaa cccggtcacc gacggcgcgc attggttgca ccgcaagctg ggcctgcaaa
    19021 agggctggca acccaaacgc ggcacacggt tgtggatcat ggcaaccgtt ctgatcgtgt
    19081 ccggcatgac cggagccatc gcatgggagc tgatcaatcc gatcaccatg ctacaccgcg
    19141 ggctgatctt tggcatgggt ttcgtctggg cgatggtcgc cgcgattttc ctgttcgacc
    19201 tgtttgtctc gcgccacgga tggtgcggcc atgtttgccc cgtgggcgcg ttctatgggc
    19261 tggtagggca aaaagcgata ctgcgggtca gcgccgccaa ccgcgccgcc tgcgacgatt
    19321 gcatggactg ttacgcggtc tgcccggaaa accacgtgat ctcgccagcc ctgaaaggca
    19381 aaggcaatga cacaccgctg atcctgtcgc ctgactgcac caattgcggg cgctgcatcg
    19441 atgtctgcgc cgaagacgtt ttcaaattca cccatcggtt cgacgccctg accgtcgcgc
    19501 caccggaacc aaccgccgcg ccccagccgc gcgcctcgag acctttttga aggagtgaga
    19561 agatgaaaaa gccgatcctt gtgggccttg ccctgatccc gccgctgctc ctcggtggcc
    19621 tggcccttgc acaatctacc ggggtcacca ctctgcgcgg agccgatgtc gatgaacccg
    19681 tcgttctgga tcaggctcac cggaatgtcg aaggccgcct gcagcgcaac tatcgccagc
    19741 aaccgccgct gatcccgcac tcgatcgagc aatatcagat cgacctgcgc accaaccagt
    19801 gcctgtcctg ccatgactgg accaaagcgg gcgagcgcaa cgcaccgacg ctgtcaatga
    19861 cccactatct agaccgcgaa ggccgcgagc tggatcagat cgcgggcacc cggtatttct
    19921 gcaatcagtg tcacgtaccg caagcggatg ctttgccgct ggtcgacaac acttttgaac
    19981 cttcctccgg taactgaact caggtcgaaa aggagagcgc gacatgtccg acgactccca
    20041 agaaaaacaa gggctcatcc gacgcctctg gacctggttc tggagcccga tcgccgtcct
    20101 cagcgtcggt ttcaccctat tggccgggtt tctggcaggc atcctgttct ggggtggttt
    20161 ccactgggcg ctggagctga ccaacacgga agaattctgc gtatcctgtc atacgatgga
    20221 aaccaatctg ggcgagtatc gagaaacggt tcactacaac aacgattcag gcgtgcgggc
    20281 catctgttcc gattgccacg tcccggatga atggaaccac aagatcaagg ccaagatcat
    20341 ggccgtgaag gatgtctatc acgagctggc aggcaccatc agcacacccg agaagtatga
    20401 agatcaccgt ctggcgatgg cgtccgccgt gtggaagaag atgaaggaat ccgacagccg
    20461 cgaatgccgc aactgtcaca atttcgatta tatggacttc acccttcagg aaacccgcgc
    20521 cgccagcgaa caccagcgcg cccttgatac cggcatgacc tgtattgact gccatcaggg
    20581 catcgcgcac agcctgccgc ccggatatct ggaagagtac cagaagatct cggacgcggt
    20641 ggatggtgag gttctgcaga aacacgcagc cgcatcaggc gacgacatcc gtgcgttcct
    20701 gaacaaaagc tcggattaaa gcggggacag agatgttaga gatacttgga accatcggcg
    20761 gcaacgtgct gggcctgccc ggcattcttg gtctggcact gggcatgatg acgcgtcagt
    20821 tgtggctggg cgccctgttg ggcggtctgg tcggcctgat cgcgccactg ctctttgccg
    20881 ggtggcaatt ttcccacatt ggaacggtgc cgctgttgat cgcaatcatc gttggcgtct
    20941 gcgccggcag tcttggcacc gccattcgcc gcaagggcgc gacagtctga acaagtgaac
    21001 ccggcagcaa tgccgggtta ccgcccccag ttttccgccg gatcgctttc ggcataatcc
    21061 cgcagcaacg cgatatccga tatttcagcg tgattgcggt tgatctttac ccccaccgcc
    21121 ttgagtcgcg aaaacgcccg gctcaggctt tcgggcttca tccccagacg accggcgatc
    21181 agcatcttgt cgtatggcag cgatacttcg cagccacccg tatcgctgtc acaaaggttc
    21241 agcaaaaact cggccacgcg ctgcgcaccg gtctgcgcct tgagctgttc cagctgcgcc
    21301 accagcgaat gcaggtgggt aaaggtcgca gccaggatcg agatcccgat ttccgggtct
    21361 tccttcatca gcgagatcag gaccgggctg gggatatgca tgacatcgca ggccgacacc
    21421 gcctcggccg agaccggata cgccacattg cgcagcgcca cggcctcgcc aaagctgtcg
    21481 ccccgggtaa agacgctcac cacggcctcg gccccggttg gtgtcatgcg gaacagtttg
    21541 acccaacctt ccagaaccac gtgaacggcc tgtgctttct cttcctgcag gaagatcgtc
    21601 tcgccgcgat catactgacg ccagatcgcg tggctcagca gcgtttcgac atgctgatcc
    21661 ggcaaactgc gcagcagcag cgactggcgt gcaattgctt tttgtgcctc atgagacatg
    21721 aaaacacccc tttgtctttg ccgccgatgt ctaacgacgt ccgtccatcc cggcctctag
    21781 ctatgccaga cgcagcgccg ctgcactacc cttataatac gacgtcaact tgacaattgt
    21841 catgttgtgg ggcgtgaccc tgccctatcc tcagcccgaa gccagtaatc cggggagccc
    21901 gcaacatgga ctacgagcgt ttttttgatc agagccttga agccctgcga ggtgagggaa
    21961 actatcgcgt tttcattgac ttgcaacgcc gctgcggatc cttccccaat gcccgccaaa
    22021 ccgatggttc cgtgcagcgg gacgtgcgga tctggtgttc aaacgactat ctcggcatgg
    22081 gtcagcaccc atctgtgatc ggtgcgatgc atgacgcatt ggaccgctgc ggcgcggggg
    22141 ccgggggcac gcggaacata tcgggcacca ctcacgacca tgtgctgctt gaggccgaac
    22201 tggccgatct gcacggaaag gaagccgcgc ttctctttac ttccggatat gtttcgaatt
    22261 gggcggccct cggcactctc gccgcaaaaa tccccggact gatcgtattc tccgacgcgc
    22321 tgaaccatgc ctcgatgatc gaaggcatcc ggcattcccg ggcccagaaa gtgatctgga
    22381 aacacaacga tctggaagac cttgaggcga aactggccgc cgccgatccc gatgcgccca
    22441 agatgatcgc ctttgaatcg gtatattcga tggacggtga catcgcgccg atcaaagaga
    22501 tttgcgatct ggccgacaaa tacggtgcga tgacctacct ggatgaggtc cacgcggttg
    22561 gcctttacgg cccgcgcggc ggcggcatcg ccgaacgcga aggtctgatg gatcgcctga
    22621 ccgtgatcga agggacactt ggtaaagcgt tcggcgtggt tgggggctat atcgcggcct
    22681 cggcagcgct gtgtgatttc gtgcgcagct ttgccagcgg gttcatcttt accaccgcct
    22741 tgccgccgtc aatcgctgcc ggggctgcgg cgtcgatccg gcacctgaaa cagtcgaatg
    22801 ccgagcgcga cctgcaaaag gcccgcgtgg cacaggtgcg cgcccgtctg gatgcggaag
    22861 gcattcccca tatccccaac cccagccaca tcatcccggt gatggtcggc gatccggtga
    22921 agtgcaagtt catctcggac acgctgctgg aagagttcgg tatctacatt cagccgatca
    22981 actatcccac cgtgccaaaa gggaccgagc ggctgcggat cacgccgtct ccggtgcata
    23041 cggatgagga tatcgatcat ctggtcggcg cgctgtccgc cctctggcaa cgttgtcaga
    23101 tcgcgcggca accgttggca gcccagtaat caaaagcgcc cctagcgtga gacctcgccg
    23161 cctcttcgga ggcggctttt ttgtcagatc aggtagaggg caaagatgag gagggcaaag
    23221 ccggtcatca ccatcgtgaa tccccgcagc caggcggggc tggcggccag atccagatag
    23281 cgggcgagaa tgacccggca ttttgccaag gcgaggatca ggataccgcc gcccagaagc
    23341 tcgggcggta ttggtagcac ggtcaacagc gcggaggcca cgctcagcac cagaagggtg
    23401 acccaggcgc gggtgagtgc gttcgggagc ctccggcagg agtatttgga aaaagatgaa
    23461 gtgactggca tcgtgttcat cccagcaggt agatcacggg gaacagcatg atccagacca
    23521 gatcgaccat gtgccagaac tgcgcgcccg cctcgatgtt gcggggatcg tcacgccagg
    23581 cgaccagcag caggataccg accccggcca gcacatgggc ggcgtggaag ccggtcagca
    23641 gatagtagaa caggaagaac gggtgcgtct cgtaggtgat cccttgcgcg gccttgcctg
    23701 cgtattccgc gcctttgatg atcaggaaca caacgcccag cgcggcggcg gcgatcagcg
    23761 ccagacgggc cgcaccccgg cgcgcgatcc gccgccagtg caacgcctgc gcggccagat
    23821 agcccgatgt caccagcacc gccgtattga gcgccgcccc ggtgcggtag aggtgcgatt
    23881 gcgcctcggc aaaacctacc ggatcggtca ggcgcacgcc catgaaggcg atcagaccag
    23941 cgccgaacac cagcagttcc gagatgatca acacccacat cagcaactcg cccggaagct
    24001 cgtcgatcag agaggcatcg ctcatgcgcc gaccagttgg cggtagatct gcggcagcgc
    24061 catggtcagg cggtgcgggt ctgggatgac ggcgaaaccg ccctgaccga acatgcgcgg
    24121 gaaccagctt ttgccggttt tgtcgatggt gacgccgaac accgattgtc cggcgcggcg
    24181 ggcctcgcga atggccatac aggtgtcttc gatgccgtga cggccctcgt aatggtccag
    24241 atcgttgggt ttgccgtcgg tgatgatcag cagcaaacgg cgtttgcgcg tctgaccggc
    24301 cagatcggcg gagcaatggc ggatcgcagc accaaggcgg gtatagtggc cggggcgcag
    24361 cgaggcgata cgttgttcga ccaagccgcc catcggctca tcgaagcgtt tgcagcgttg
    24421 gacatagacg cgttggcgtt tcagcgagct gaaggcgtgg atggcgaaat cgtcgccaca
    24481 ggcgttcagg ccccaggcga gtgcggccag cgcctcgcgt tcgatgtcga tcactgcgcg
    24541 gccggtgacg gcgctttcgg tcgagcggct gacgtccagc aggatcgaca ccgccagatc
    24601 gcgggcctcg gggcgggatt gcatccagat gcgttcggtg ccctcgccat tggcgcagcg
    24661 gtccacctgc gcccggacgg cagcctcgat atccagctgg tcgccatcca gatggccgcg
    24721 cgtcatcacg cggcccgggc gcagcgcctc gaactggcgt ttgacggcgc ggatgcggcg
    24781 ggcggtggcg gggtccttgc cgaactcagc ggcatcttcg cggatctcgg catccgaggt
    24841 cagcacgttg acatgatccg gcaggtactg cccggtgcgc acatcccatt cgggatagag
    24901 aacccgaccc gacaggcgtt cgcggttcac gtcctcgggt gccaggtcca gatgcagttt
    24961 cagcttggtc ggtggcgcct tggagatctg gcccaacccg atctcttcct gatcgtcggc
    25021 ggcctttttg gcgttgtcgg gatcgtcatc gtcgatgcgc cggttgatgt tcaggaattc
    25081 ggcccagcta aggatcgctt cgaacttgtg cagaatgaaa ctgtcgctgc ggttggcctg
    25141 atcggatttg cggcggcggg cgcggtgggt tttctcgccg gattcctcgg gcggaccttc
    25201 ggtgtcgggg ttttccacct cgttatgttc ggagaacccg accgggcgca gctcgggcca
    25261 cagcgggacg gggcggaaat gctgatagcc gcgcggggcg gtcacgtcat cacccagcgc
    25321 cagaagctgc tcggcctttg gtgacaaagg cgcggggtcg cccagcatgt cgcggatcag
    25381 ttcttcaacc gctgcctcga cgggtggcaa cccggaaatg tcgcgttgat acaggacgcc
    25441 cttgcacagc tcggtataaa gcgggcgcag gccgggggcg ttgtgcaatg ccgcctcgac
    25501 catctgccgg gcggcgacaa gcgcatgcag gtcggcgcgc aacgggtcgt cttcgtcgat
    25561 acgggttccg gcatgggcgg cggcggcggc cagccagaca tagagcgcgc cgttggcttc
    25621 acgcgcggga aacaccgcca gccggtcggg caggcgcaga acttcgccat cgaacgaggc
    25681 acgcggcatc agctcgacct cggttgccag acggcggcgc catcccagac ggtggcgcga
    25741 aacctcgggt gagaccgggc gcaattctac gcccgaacta cccccaagcc ctcgaaagag
    25801 gacagccagc cgccccgcga cctcagaaag gtcgaccgcg gctccaacat gcacctcggg
    25861 tgcatcgaga cggctggcaa gggtgtgcca cagtttcccg atcgtttctt cgggttccca
    25921 tggctcgaaa tcgatcctga ccatcggccg gcctcaccca aagacagccg tgacaagatc
    25981 gaggagcccg cgtttgatat cctcatcatc ggtcagaggt tcgatcatcg cggcaaggat
    26041 ggcgcggtcg gtggacatgc cctgtgcgat cagcgtcgcg gcatagacaa ccagacgggt
    26101 ggaaacgcct tcctcaagat cctgaccctt gagcccgcgc agcttaccgg ccagtcggac
    26161 cagcggtttg cagcgctcca gcggcaggcc gctttcctgt gcgacgacct gcgcctccat
    26221 ttcgggcgac ggaaagtcga attccagcga gatgaaccgc tgccgggtcg agggtttcag
    26281 ggttttcagg atattctggt agccggggtt gtatgaggcg accagcatga agccgggtgc
    26341 ggcctcaagt tcttcgccgg tgcgatcgat cggcaggatg cgccggtcat cggtcagcgg
    26401 gtgcaacaca acggtgacgt ctttacgggc ctcgaccact tcgtcgaggt agcagatcgc
    26461 gccttcgcgc accgcgcggg tcagggggcc atcgacccag acggtttcgc cgcccttcag
    26521 aaggtagcgg ccgatcaggt cggcagcggc cagatcgtcg tggcaggcca cggtatataa
    26581 cgggcggcca agacgggcgg ccatatgggc cacaaagcgg gtcttgccgc agcctgtcgg
    26641 gcctttcaga agaaccggca ggtcgttgtt gtaagcggcg cagaacacat cgcattcatc
    26701 gccttgggcg aggtagaagg gggcgttcgc cgccccctca ttcagtttca tggagccgtc
    26761 catatccatc actccgcagg ggtttcagag gcaccgggtt caatcacctc tttccggggc
    26821 acccagatcg agtagatgaa caacagcgca ccaagcacca cgaccacacc agagccgaga
    26881 cgcatccagt agaagatcgc aatctggtcc tgtacgtcca tgaagtactc gccaaccaca
    26941 cgttgcatat gggtctgcac ggttccgccg aaggtcagca cgaaggtcat gaagaccatg
    27001 ccgctggtca tcagccagaa cgaggccatg ttcagcacct gattgtacgg atcacggttt
    27061 ttcaggatcg gcatcgcata gctgaagatc gccaggttga ggcagacata ggcaccatag
    27121 aaggccaggt gaccatgcgc ggcggtgatc tgcgtgccgt gggtgtaata gttcaccccg
    27181 tgcagcgtgt gcaggaagcc ccagacaccg gcaccgaaga aggcaagcgt tgcacaaccc
    27241 agcgaccaca gcagtgcggc cttgttggga tggtcccggc gacctttcca gaccatgacg
    27301 aaggcaaagg ccatcatcgc gaagaacggt atcacttcga ggctcgagaa gatcgaaccg
    27361 atccactgcc agtaaccggg cgtaccgatc cagtagtagt ggtggccggt gccaaggatg
    27421 cccgagaaca gcgcggcggc aacgatgaca tagagccatt tttcgacgat ctcacggtca
    27481 acgccggtca gtttcagcat cagataggcc aggatcgagg ccatgatcag ctcccacacg
    27541 ccttcgaccc aaaggtggac gacataccac cagtattgct tgtcgagcga caggttgccg
    27601 gggttgtaga aggcaaacag gaacagtagc gccagacccc agaggcccag cacaaggatg
    27661 ctcgaaattg ccgacttctt gcccttcaga acggtcagcg acacgttgta aaggaacatc
    27721 agcgcggcca cgacgatgcc cgccttgacc catttgggct gctcaaggaa ctcgcgcccc
    27781 tctttgccca gcagccagtt gccttcgaac aggttgaaga cataggtcac gaccacaccc
    27841 agcgtgccga ccacaagaat gatcaactgc aaataggcca gcgtgggtga gtggatctcg
    27901 cgctcggtct cttccgggat caggaagtag gccgcaccga agaagcccag cagcagccag
    27961 acgatcagcg agttggtgtg cagcatccgc acgatgttga acggcagaag ctcgctcagg
    28021 aagttcggga atacatagat gaaaccggcc agaaggccgc cgatcacctg taccgcgaac
    28081 agggccatcg ctactgcgaa gtaggcgtag gcgatttttt gggattcgta tttcattgct
    28141 ccgttccctt tctcagcctg cctcgttggg cggccagccc tgcgcgtcga tgttgtccgt
    28201 ccagatcagg aagttggtca ggtcgcggat ctcttcgtcg ctgaggttga aattgggcat
    28261 ctgccggcga ccgggaatgc cggtcggctg cgcctccatc cagcccttga gcgcttcaaa
    28321 ggccgattcc gggtcgtcca gcacacccca gcgggtcatc acgttcccga cttcaggcgc
    28381 atagtaggcg ccctcgccca ggatcgtgtg gcagttgatg caggcatgtt tttcccagac
    28441 gtgcttgccc cgcaccacac tgtcatcgag cttcgccgaa ttctcggagt tgacgatgta
    28501 ccagtgcgag tgggccgaca gggccaggaa gatgaggatg aagaacagtg acccgccata
    28561 gaatatgttg cgagccatgc tctttgtcat gacttctcgc attgcgctct cctttgcgca
    28621 gattagctag tgtgacgaca atggcgactg gggggccggg ctgccttaac gaaagtcaag
    28681 acagccgacg cgatgaagca agttatcaga atgactgaat tgttcaggcc gcgcgcgggc
    28741 ctgtcaacgc cgaccacatg gcgatcaggt aaagcgcgaa agccccgacc caaagcccat
    28801 ccaccacaag catcgcggtc agatagccgg tgttcagatc cgatcccacc catctgagga
    28861 tcgcggccgc cgccatcaac ccgtatgcca ccgccatcgg cggcggcgcg atcaacgcac
    28921 gcccgctatg gcccagcgcg gcgcggctca tgactgccag agtcgtaccc ccgacgcagc
    28981 cgatgcccag cacgtgcagc gccgcggttt cgttgccaaa ccccagcagc gacaggcccc
    29041 aaaggatcag cccaagcgcc agcataccaa gaccgacatg cagggcgatc aggatcggct
    29101 ggcgcatggc ccacgctgag cgccagcgcg ccatgcgaag tatttgcacc acgccaagca
    29161 acagcgcgac aaaaccggtc atctgaccga tcccaaatac cagtgcactg acaggcaata
    29221 gcagggcaat cagcatcgcc gacttgtcca gtgcggccac cgagaccggc caggcctctt
    29281 ccggcgcgcc cgcgcgtttc atcgcgttgc gggtaaaggc aggcgtgatc cggcccccaa
    29341 ggattgcaat catggaacac agggtcagta acccggcgcg cagccccaca tcgagcgtat
    29401 cgccggtgac cccgatccat tccagatggg tcagcagatt ggcaatccag atcaggctga
    29461 gcagcagcag aaataccatg ttctgcggtt tcgggcggcg gatcagctgg gtcgcgatct
    29521 tcgccgccag aatcggcaca aaggccagat cgcataccgc aaccagaaca ggcgacagca
    29581 ctcccgaata ccacatggcc agacgcccca gcagccacag ccccgcagcc accactatga
    29641 atcgcgcgcg cgcgtcgggg gctccggtcc agttcggcac ggcggtcagg aagaacccgc
    29701 caagcgcggc ggtggcatag ccgaaaatca tctcatgcgc gtgccacatt ggcggggcca
    29761 tcgcatagct cgtatccgat gcaggaacgg caccggcctg aaccatcagc cagatacccc
    29821 agacaccacc gacaaacagc ccgtacaggc cagccgacag gaaaaacacc cgaaatcctt
    29881 cgccaaaaat tcgcgcgatg accgccgaca tgactgctct cctcggcttt ggtggctttg
    29941 gctccgaccc tagcgagggt cattccggct ttacttaacc gaaatcaagc aggccaaaac
    30001 atgcctcaag aacccttatt ttattggcgg aaattttgtc gctccgcgcg gttaacaccg
    30061 ctcccgttga ctttcgtcaa ggatgacaaa ggcgtgatgt ctcaccctag gacctgcctc
    30121 accagcaaat ggagagtgat catgtcactt ggaatcagct acaacaaaac tggccgcgcc
    30181 ttcggggtcg gtttggcgat gctgctgggc agcgtcgctg cgccagcctt agccgaagag
    30241 ccaaccctga gcaaggaagc ctttgaatcc tctaaacaac tttactttga acgctgcgcc
    30301 ggttgtcacg gcgtactgcg caaaggggca acaggcaaaa gccttgagcc tttggttgaa
    30361 acgaagaacg ccgatggcac cgtaaccgag tcgggcaccc tgaaactggg tcaggaccgg
    30421 ctggaaaaaa tcatcgcatg gggtaccgag ggcggtatga acaacttctc ggacgtgatg
    30481 tccgaagaag aaatccgcga tatggcgacc tatatccaga tggagccgcc caagccgccg
    30541 gagatgtcgc ttgaacagat gatggcgacc cgcaaggtct atgtcgaacc cgaagactac
    30601 ccgaccgagc cgctgcatgg gcgcaactgg gaaaacttct tcgtggtcat cgaacgtgac
    30661 gtgggcaagg tggccgtgat cgacggtgac accaaggaag tgctggcgca catcccgacc
    30721 ggctacgccg tgcacgtcct gaaagcgtcc gagcaccata aactggaaga gccggaaaat
    30781 ccgggccgct tctggtacac catgggccgt gacggcaaga tgaccaagat cgacctgtgg
    30841 cagaaccccg aaaacatgct cgtggccgag gtcaccattg gctatgacgc ccgcgacgtg
    30901 gctgtatcgg gcgatggtaa atacgtcatc ggtggcgcct attggccgcc gcattttgcc
    30961 atcgtcgacg ccgaaaccat ggagccgaaa aaggtcgttt cgacccgtgg ctacaacgtg
    31021 gacggggatt acgtggaaga ggcccgcgtg gccgccatct acaccacccc gaacgagccc
    31081 acatggatcg tggccgtcaa ggaactcggt cagctttggc aggtggatta ctccgacctg
    31141 gacaacctgc ggatcgacaa aatcgacagt gccaagttcc tgcatgacgg gttctttgat
    31201 ccgaccggtc gttatttcca gatcgccgca aacgcgtcga acaagatggt cgtggtcgat
    31261 accgagaccc acaagctgga agctctgatc gacaccgcgc cgctgccgca ccccggcccg
    31321 ggcgccaact gggatgaccc gaattgtggc ccggttgccg gtacgaccca cctgggcgaa
    31381 ggcacggtca ccgtttgggg caacgacccc gaaggtcgcc cggacgacgc ctggaaagtc
    31441 tgctatgagg tggaaaccga cggacccggt ctgttcatca ggacacaccc ggaatcggat
    31501 tacatctggg ctgaccagac caagcacccc gagcccgaga ttcagcaatc ggtgcaggtc
    31561 atcgacaagg caaccggtga gatcgtgaaa acgatccaga tcaccgaaga ggaaggcaac
    31621 gtcgccgtcc acttcgagtt caaccaggac ggctccgagg tctgggtttc caagtggaac
    31681 cgctcgacct cgaaagaggc caatggtgag atcgtgatct tcgacgccaa gacgctggaa
    31741 gagatcggcc gcgtgaaggg tctgttcgcc ccgaccggca agttcaacgt ctacaaccgc
    31801 tcgaaccacg tcacctgacg ggtttgatac caacacagga aagggcgggc ccctcgcccg
    31861 ccctttcttc gtttgagaca tcagccaaac tcaccggcct gccatccaag gccagacaag
    31921 acagccaaaa cggagcccgg atatgacctc cgaaccggat aagaaaaaac cgatctggcg
    31981 ccggtatttc ctgtggggaa tgcccgtggc cggtattgcc gtcgcgttcg tcgccggcat
    32041 catcttctgg ggcggtttca acaccgccat ggaagccacc aacaccaagg aattctgcgt
    32101 ctcgtgccac gagatgcgcg atttcgtcta tgaggaatac accggcacga tccacgacgt
    32161 gaaccgctcg ggcgtgggtg cggtctgttc cgactgccac gtgcccaagg actggacgca
    32221 caagatcatc cgcaagatca aagcgtccag agagctgtat ggcaaaatgg tcggcaccat
    32281 caacacccgc gaaaagttcg aagccaagcg cgtgcatctg gccatgaatg aatgggagcg
    32341 gatgaaggcc accgactcgc gcgaatgccg caactgtcac gattttgaat cgatgatgcc
    32401 ggaattccag aaaccccgcg cccgtcagca gcacctgaat gcgatgacgg ttggtcagac
    32461 ctgtatcgac tgccacaagg ggatcgcaca ctcggacgcc cgcgaccggg ccgaagaaga
    32521 atatctggaa aagcttgaag cgccgaaccc tgatttcatt cgcgaaatcc ccgccgaata
    32581 cctagccagt ctggaacgga tcgaagccaa ggaagccgcc gaggccgaag ccgaaaaggc
    32641 cgcacgcgtc gcccagcaag aggccgtgca ggcccagatc gcagcagcgg tcgatgcggc
    32701 cgtggctgaa gaacgcgcca aagcctctgg cgaggaagcc gcagcacctg caggcggtgg
    32761 cagcgatgtt ggcaccaata tcgattgggc cgctgttccc ggtgcggaca tgaaactgtt
    32821 ctaccccgga caggcctcgt tcgaatgggt ccagaacggc agatcccacg gcggcgcccg
    32881 cccgttgacc aagggcggag atcagtgcac gacctgccac gccaaggaac tcgacacgat
    32941 cggcaacaag atcgtggccg gtggcgatct ggaaccgacg cccattccag gcaaacgcgg
    33001 cgtgatcgac gcaaccgtgc aggccgcgca tgatgatgag accctgtata tccgtctgca
    33061 atggccggat gcgggccaca atcctgcgcc cttcgtcgat ggcggcaaga tggaccccga
    33121 caaccagatc aaggttgcca tgatgatcac cggcaccggg atcgagatgg gcgatcaggt
    33181 gggttgctgg gcctcgtgcc acgcggacaa cagctatatg ccctttgatc cgggtgccga
    33241 agccatcgcc gcaaacgggg atgtctcggg tcggctgagc acgcaggaca cggtgaccaa
    33301 atacatcagc gaaagccgga ccgaggtcga gatcaaaggc cgtcgcggca aggcgctggg
    33361 tggctgggac aagctgcagg ccgccgatca gatcgaacag tatctggccg atggcaccta
    33421 tctggacctg atgcgcgtct atgcggacgg aagcgccacc aacggctatc tgctggagca
    33481 gcgcgtggtc aatgacggcg aaatcgccgc ctcggccagt ctggatgcgg gcatgtggac
    33541 cgtggtgttc acccgtccgc tgaactcggg cgcgcccggc gatgtgccgc ttgaggccgg
    33601 tcagacctat acggtgggct ttgccatcca cgatgacttt gccgccgcac ggttccacca
    33661 cgtgacgctg gataccagcc tggcgctgga cgacgacagc gccttcatca acgtggtcaa
    33721 acaataaggg acaggggccg ggcattccgg ccccttgccg atagaagagg agacttggac
    33781 gatgaaaccc caacaccttc ttcccgcgct gctgcttctg gccgcgccag cctgggcaga
    33841 ggacaccacc gcgctgtgtg ccgaggccga ggaacgctat gtcgagctgt tcggtcagcc
    33901 ctcctccgcc gtcgaggatg ccgaggtggt gctgatgtac aaatacaatt tctgtccatt
    33961 cgaactgacc gtgaaagcgg gcaccaccgt gcgctgggtc aatgtggaca aacgcaccag
    34021 ccattcagtg ctgctgaaag acggcagcga gcccgaaagc gaccggctgt tccccgagga
    34081 gacggtcgag ctgaccttcc tcacccccgg gccgcaggat tacctgtgcg ggccgcactg
    34141 ggagacacag aacatgatcg gaatgatcac cgtcgaaccc tgagccgagg caagcataca
    34201 ggcagattga aggggcgcgg gaccaattcc cgcgctcctt aacttatgtc aaggaggttc
    34261 cttttcgatt gcgccagtct gccgtcatga ctcgcccggc tcgcccagca acgtcccaaa
    34321 ttcgctgcgg atttgcgcag gcacaccggg ctccgaagac attcagacca agcgagtgtg
    34381 cacatgagcg gtaaggtttt tctgattggc gcaggtcccg gcgaccccga actgatgacc
    34441 ctgcgcgcac tgcggatgct gcaagaggcg gacgtggtgg tttatgatcg cctggtctcg
    34501 gccgatatcc tgaatctgca cgccgtgggc gctcgcctga tcccggtggg taaggcaccg
    34561 aaatgccata cagtgccgca ggatcgcatc aatgaaatcc ttgtcgaaga agcccgcgcc
    34621 ggtcacaccg tagcgcgcct gaagggcggc gacccgatga tcttcggacg cggctcggaa
    34681 gaggcggcgc atctgatggc aaacggcatc ccggtcgaat acgcgccggg catcactgcc
    34741 gcacagggcg cgtcctgttc caccggcgtg ccgctgaccc atcgtgggct ggcaacctcg
    34801 gtacaatatg tcaccgggca tcggcaggcc gacaaggtgc tggatctgga ctggaagcgt
    34861 ctggccgatc ccgacacaac gctggtggtc tatatgggcg tcgccaatat cggccagatc
    34921 gccatgggcc tgatgaccga aagcctgccc ggctcgaccc cggttctggc cgtgggcaaa
    34981 gcgaccaccc cggacgaaca ccgcatggtg tcccggctgg atcgtctggc ggcggacgtc
    35041 cgcgccgccg acctgaaagc gcccacactg ttcatcattg gcaaggttgt gtcgctttac
    35101 gccgaacggt ctgcggcaga attgctggag caggccaatg gctaagcttg gacgccgata
    35161 cgctgcacct ggcagcagcg ccagacaacg cccgaccgcc ccccgcagcc ggtcgctgac
    35221 atcagttctg ctcacctctg ccgtgctggt ggccacaacc gcgttcgctg ccgacacgct
    35281 tgatcccaac gcattgaagc ggctggtcca tcaggattgc ggttcctgcc acggactgtc
    35341 gctgaaaggc ggcctcggcc ccgacctgag gtccgagacg ctggaacatt acgacgcgga
    35401 cgtcctgacc ggcgtcatcc tcgacggtat ccccgacacc gcgatgcccc cctggcggcc
    35461 cctgatcagt caggaagagg ccgaatggat cgcccgttac cttctgaaac cggaggcaca
    35521 atgaaacagc tcatccttac ccttgcggcc accctgatga tgaccacagc gcaggcggaa
    35581 cccaccgcca ccggagatct ggggctggtg atcgaacggg ccaagggctc ggtcctgctg
    35641 gtcgatcaat ccgaccgcgc ggcgctggcg cggatcgaag ggctgggcga tctgtcccat
    35701 gcctcattgg tctattcgcc cgatgaacgt ttcgcctatg tgttcgggcg cgacggcggt
    35761 ctgaccaagg tcgatatcgt cacccgccag atcgcaggcc gcgtggtgca ggcgggcaat
    35821 gccatcggcg gggcgatctc agacgatggg caactggtcg ccgtgtcgaa ctatgaaccc
    35881 ggcggcgtgc gggtgttcga cgccgagacg ctggagatgg tcgccgacat ccccaccggc
    35941 agcaaaacca tcggtctggt cgatgcaccg ggccgccggt tcgtcttcac catgtgggac
    36001 acgggcgaga cctggatcgc tgatttcgcc gcaggcgcgc ccgcgatcac caagatcccc
    36061 gagatgggca aaaaccctta tgacgcgctg atcaccgcca atggccgcac ctatatcacc
    36121 ggcctgttcg gcgaggacgg cctgaccgcg ctggacctgt gggccgagac gcccgaaccc
    36181 attcgcgtgc tgcccaacta tgggcgcggg caagaggaga tgccggtcta caagatgccc
    36241 cacctcgaag gctgggcgct gacgggccgc gaattcgtcc tccccgccgt cggccatcac
    36301 gaggttctgt ggatcgacgc cgataccctg accgagaccg ggcggacaaa aacccatggc
    36361 cagccggtct ttgccatggc ccggcccgac gggcggcagg tctgggtgaa tttcgcccat
    36421 ccgctgaacg acacgattca ggtgattgat tcagtgacca aggacatcat ccacgaattc
    36481 aaacccggcc ccgccgtgct gcacatggaa ttcacgccgc gcgggcatga ggtctggatc
    36541 agtgtgcgcg acgccaacaa ggtgatggtc tacgacacgc agaccttcga aaaactgcgc
    36601 gagatcgagg ccgacagccc atccggcatt ttcttcaccg ctcgcgcgca cagaacgggg
    36661 ttgtaagcga tggaacatat caccgacccc gccgaccgcc gcctgctgga cgagtttcag
    36721 cgcgactttc ccctcaccga ccgcccgttt caggtgctgg cctatctgct gggtctggac
    36781 gaggtcgaag tgctgaaccg tctggtccac atgcgcgcca cgggccggat cacacgggtg
    36841 ggcgcgacca tcgcgccggg gacggtatcg gccagcactc tggccgctgt tgccgcgccc
    36901 gaggaccggc tggaacaagt ggctgctctg atcgacgccg aaccgggcgt gaaccacaat
    36961 tatcagcggg aagacgactg gaatctgtgg ttcgtggcca ccggtccgga ccgcgcgcat
    37021 gtcgataaca cactagcccg gatcagccag cgtaccgggt tgcgagtact ggatttgcgg
    37081 ctggtgcgtc cgttcaacat cgatctgggc tttcgcatgg cgagtgacgc gcagatggtc
    37141 ccgaaccggc gcaaggtgga ccgttccgcc atgcagcccg gcgaccgcgc gctgttgcag
    37201 gcgctgagca ccggactgcc gctggtcgcc gaaccctatg ccgcgctggc gcaatcgctg
    37261 gatcgcgacc ctgatgaggt gatggcgcgg attgaggcgc tgcacatggc gggcattgtc
    37321 tcgcgccttg gggtcatcgt gcggcaccgg gccctgggct ggtcggccaa tgcgatggtg
    37381 gtctgggacc tgccgtcgca gcagatcgac cgcgccggtc cggcccttgc tgcccatccc
    37441 ggcattaccc tgtgttacga gcgccgcccg gtcgcggacc tctggcccta tcgcctgtac
    37501 tccatgatcc acgcccgttc gcgccccgag gcgcgcgcgg tgcttgccgg ggctaccgcg
    37561 ctgccggaac tggccggtgt ccggcataag gtattgttct cgacccgctg cttcaaacag
    37621 accggcgcgc tgatccaacc gaaggaggtc gccgcatgac gctggacgca accgaccgcg
    37681 ccatcctgaa ccgaatgcag gatgacctgc cgctgacacc gcatccctat gccgaagtgg
    37741 cgcgggatct gggaatttcg gaagccgatc tgctgacccg gttggcacgc atgaaagaag
    37801 atcgcgtgat cacccggttc gggccgttct tcgacgccgc tgccatgggt ggcgcgttct
    37861 gcctgtgtgc tatggcggtg ccgagcgcgg atttcgaaac cgtcctgacc aaagtcaatg
    37921 cacatccaga ggtcgcccat aattatgaac gcacgcaccg gctgaacatg tggttcgtgc
    37981 tggccaccga aacgcccgag gggatcgcgg ccgctgccga tgccattgaa caggaaacgg
    38041 ggatcaaggt tctccgtttc cccaaactgc aggaattctt catcggtttc cgggtggcgg
    38101 catgatcgac gcaaaggaca gagagattat cgaagcgctg caaggcggcc tgccgctggt
    38161 gcccgcgcct tatgccgccg tggccgacag gttgggcctg gacgagggcg cgctgattgg
    38221 tcgtttggct gaattgaagg cacgcggtgt catccgccgc atcgctgctg cgcccaatca
    38281 ctataagctg aggatgacct cgaacggcat gaccgtctgg gatgtcgagg acagccgcat
    38341 cgccgaactg ggcgcgcaga tcggtgccct gccctttgtc acccactgct atgaacgccc
    38401 ccgcgccttg cccgattggc cttacaacct gtttgccatg gtccacggtg ctgaccggga
    38461 tgaggtcgag gaaaaacgcg cgcagatcgc ggatatcctt ggcgatgcct gcggcgcgaa
    38521 agatatcctc tattccacgc gcatcctgaa gaagaccggg ctgcgcctga aaaagaaagg
    38581 ctgagacatg ttccgcctga ccgaatacat gcaccagttg gtgaaaccga ctccggtgcg
    38641 caaacgccgc tccgggccgg tgaaaccggt ggtgatctgg aacctgacac gacgctgcaa
    38701 cctgaaatgc cgccattgct ataccgtttc ggcggatgtg gcattccccg gtgagctgag
    38761 ccatcagcaa gccatggaaa cccttgagga tctgggccaa tttcgcgtcc cggccctgat
    38821 cctctcgggc ggggagccgc tggaccggtt cgatttcttc gacatcgcca cacgcgcacg
    38881 caagctggtg ccgatgctgg cgctttccac caacggcacg aaaattcacg gcgaaaccgc
    38941 cgaccggatt gccgatgtgg gattcagcta tgtcggtatc tcgctggacg ggatcggggc
    39001 caccaatgac tggttccgcg gggtcgaggg tgcctttgcc gatgccctgc gcggtgtgcg
    39061 cgaatgcaag cggcgcagca tcaaggtggg gctgcggttc tgcctgactg aaggcaccca
    39121 gcatcacctg cccgatctgc tgcaattgtg cgacgacgaa ggggtggaca agttctatct
    39181 gtctcacctc gtctatgccg ggcgcggcga caagaatcgg ggtgaggatg ctgaacacct
    39241 gcgcacccgc aaggggatgg acctgttgct ggatcgcgcg tgggaggcgg cttcgggcgg
    39301 gcgtccgctg gatatcgtga ccggcaataa cgatgcggat gcggggtatt tcctgaattg
    39361 ggtccgggcg catttcgatg cggaaaaggc cgcgcatgtg cgcgaacatc tggccgcctg
    39421 gggtggcaat tccagcggtt tgggcgtggc caatatcgac aatctgggcc gcgtgcatcc
    39481 cgatacctat tggtcggatt acaccgtcgg caacgtcaag acggccccgt tttcccagct
    39541 gtggaccggt ggcgatcaga tgctggagct gctgcgcacc cgtccaagac cgctgaaagg
    39601 gcgctgtgga gcgtgccagt tgaaggatgt ctgtggcggc aacacccgca tccgggccct
    39661 gcaactgacc ggcgatccgt gggccgagga cccggcctgc tatctgtcaa acgaagaaat
    39721 cggcgtgcag gacgcaggcg agcgtctgca ggtcacgccg ttccggggga aaagccatga
    39781 tccggcgcat cagttctttt gacaccgttg gctctgcccg cccagccagt gcgcgggtgg
    39841 tgagcgcggg agcctccggc gggagtattt ttaaaaagat gaagacgggg gctttgtgcg
    39901 cagccctgag tgtgggcgca gcctgggctg atgccccatc ggattatgcc gagttttgcg
    39961 cctcgtgcca cggtgagaac cggttgggcg gggtgggtcc ggcgttgatc cccgagacat
    40021 tgaagcggat gcgcgggccg cgcgtggcgg cggtgattgc cgaggggcgc gcggcgacgc
    40081 agatgcccgc gttttcgcat gaactggacg cgttgcagat tgaggaattg gccggctggt
    40141 tgaaatctcc gctggagaat gatcccgaat ggggcgaggc cgatatcatg gccagccgca
    40201 ctctggacga ggattatgtg tcggtggacg cgcctgtctg ggacagcgat ccgatgaaca
    40261 tcacgctggc cgttgagacc ggcgatcacc atgtcagcgt tctggatggc gacacgttcg
    40321 aggttctgga ccggttcgag acgcccttcg ccgtgcatgg cgggccgaag ttcagcccgg
    40381 acgggcgcta tgtcttcatc atgtcgcgcg atggctgggt gcagaaatat gatatctggg
    40441 cgctgaaaca ggtgggccgc gtgcgcgcgg ggctgaacag ccgcaacatc gccatgtcgg
    40501 gtgacggcaa atgggtggcg gtggcgaatt acctgccgaa ctcattgacg ctgctttcga
    40561 ccgaagatct atcagtggcg aaagtcattg aagttaaaag taaaaatggc gtccccagcc
    40621 gggtctcggc cgtctatcag gcaccgccgc gcgagagctt tgtgctggcg ctgaaggatg
    40681 tccccgagat ttgggaggtt ttctatggtg caaacccgcc gcaattcggc attggccatg
    40741 atttccgcat cgaaggacag ttcaagaacc ccgatccctt ccctgtacgc aaaatcacta
    40801 cgcccgacta tctggacgat ttctttttcg atcagaccta tgaatacgtc atgggggcgt
    40861 cccgagacgg caagggtggg caggtgatcg atctggtcat cgggcacaag gtggctgatc
    40921 tggacctgcc tgggatgcct cacctaggtt cggggattac ctggaaacat ggcgattcca
    40981 ccgtgatggc gacgccgcat ctgaccgatg gcactgtgtc ggtgatcgac atggagacat
    41041 gggaaaccgt caagcggatc aagaccgaag gaccgggatt cttcatgcgc agccatgaga
    41101 attcgcccta tgtctgggcc gacgtgttct tcgggccgaa caaggacgcc atgcatgtga
    41161 tcgacaagca aagccttgaa atcgtgaaaa ctttgcgccc cgcgccgggc aagaccgtgg
    41221 ctcatgtgga gttcaccaag gatggcagtc acgcgctggt gtcgatctgg gaggatgatg
    41281 gcgcggtgat cgtctatgac gcgcagacgc tggaagaggt tcgccgcctg ccgatgcgca
    41341 aaccgtctgg gaagtacaat gtctggaaca aaatcacctt ctcggaaggc accagccact
    41401 gatggcaaat ggccggtctg gaaactggcc atcttgctgt atccggccac gatgctgacc
    41461 gtggcgatca acctgttcct gctgggtttg atcctgcacg gcatcggatt cagcgtgatc
    41521 cgcccggttc cggcgatcct gtggtcgatc cctctgggcg ttccggccgc gtggttggcg
    41581 gggcgctggt tgcggggcct gatggatgag gcagacggtt gatttcaatc cataaaatcg
    41641 gaaagtcgca ccacctgacc taagtcaagt atcgcaccga gagaatcctc tagaacgcag
    41701 gcatagcttc ccgagtcgga gtctccatgt ccgccctgac ccatctgcac aatctccctg
    41761 tccgcgcggt tcgcgcggca gccgggttgg cgggcatact ccttctgttg ttgcagagct
    41821 ttgctccggc gctggcgagt cccggtcaaa gtgtctggat ggagatctgc tcggagggcg
    41881 gcgcggtctg ggtcgaggtt gaccttgaag aaggccccga agatccgacc gcgccctgcc
    41941 cgaaatgcgc cgaatgcgcg ctgtgcgcga tcacaagcgc ggcacccgta ccggagatgg
    42001 cgcaaacgcc acaatccgga atcgtccgat ttgtacaggt ccaaaacagc aaatctttcg
    42061 tgttgtacaa ctcgaactgg ctgtggcccg aaacccgggg acccccgtgc gcgacccaaa
    42121 tagaatctga acgcgccctg cgcgcgtcca tggcgtccac ccaactatcc ggaggtgcgc
    42181 cgtggtcgta agtcgcgcat accactttgt gctggccttt gccctgtcct gtctgatggc
    42241 gatcagcgcc aatgccgaca gccttgccag cttcctgccc gagcttgagc ccgccgatct
    42301 ggcccccggt gccgatgcct ttggcccggt gcgcgatgac gtcaaggttg cgcccgtcct
    42361 gaagggcggc gagaccgtgg cctgggcttt tctgacatcc gatttcgttg gcaccaccgg
    42421 ttattccggc aagcccatcc atgtggttgc ggccatagac gatgatgcgg tgctgaccgg
    42481 ggtaaagctg gtcaagcact cggaacccat cgtgctgatc ggcatcccca attcgcgcat
    42541 ggttgaattg accgaaggct ataccggtct ggacctcaaa cgcgaggccg agaccggggg
    42601 cgaggggcat gacctcgaca ttatctcggg cgcgacggtg acgatcatgg tgatcgacga
    42661 cagccttgtg cgcggcggca tcaaggtggc gcgggcgctg gggctgggcg gtttgtctcc
    42721 gctgcaggcc gatgggccga agcgcgaggt cgatctggcg caggatgcgg tttacgactg
    42781 gaccaccctg tcgggtgacg gctcggtccg gcggctgacg ctggatatcg ggcaggtcaa
    42841 cgccgcgttt gaggccaccg gtgatcaacg ggccatcaaa cgcccggaac cgggcgcgcc
    42901 ggatgatacg tttatcgaca tgcatatggc gctggtctcg gtgccgtcga tcggcaaatc
    42961 gctgctgggc gaggccgaat atcagaacct gttgaactgg ctggacgagg gcgagcaagc
    43021 cattctggtg ctggggcgcg gggcctacag cttcaaggga tcgggctatg tgcggggcgg
    43081 tatctttgac cggatacagc tgatccaggg cgacagctcg gtccggttct tcgacaagca
    43141 acagcgtcgg ttgggcaagg ttgcggcagc ggatgcgccc accttttccg aactcgacat
    43201 cttcaaaatc cccgccgatg ccgagttcga tccggccgag ccgttccgcc tgcaattgct
    43261 ggtgcagcgg gccgtgggcg cggttgagaa gacattcctg accttcgatc tgggttacaa
    43321 actgcccgag caatacctgc tgcccgtcgc ggcgcccacg gtggttgacg atgccaccgg
    43381 cgaggccgcc gccaaggccg ccctgtggca gcgcatctgg aaggaccgca ccgtcgagat
    43441 cggggtgctg ggtctgatgc tgctggtgct gacggcgacg ttcttcttcc agttccacgc
    43501 caccatgaac gcccgggtct tttactggtt ccgcatcggt tacctgacca tgacgctgtt
    43561 cttcatcggc tggtacgcca atgcgcaact gagcgtggtg aacctgatgg cgcttgcggg
    43621 cagcctgcgc accggcttta gctgggatgc cttcctgctg gacccgctgg tctttatcca
    43681 gtggtttgcc gtcgctgccg cgctgctgtt ctgggggcgc ggggcctatt gcggctggct
    43741 gtgcccgttc ggcgcgctgc aggaactgac caacaagatc gcgcgggcct tcaaggtgcc
    43801 gcaatggacc ctgccctggg gcctgaacga acggctgtgg ccggcgaaat acatgatctt
    43861 ccttggactc ttcgggctca gctttgtgtc gatcccgctg gccgagacct atgccgaaat
    43921 cgagccattc aagaccgcga tcattctgaa attcatgcgc gactggccgt ttgtggtctt
    43981 tgcgcttgcc ctgctgggga tcgggctgtt cgtcgaacgg ttctactgcc gctatctctg
    44041 cccgttgggc ggcgcgctgg cgatccctgc ccgtattcgc atgttcgact ggctgcgccg
    44101 ctacaaggat tgcggcacgc cgtgtcagac ctgcgccaac gaatgccccg ttcaggccat
    44161 ccaccccacc ggtgagatca acccgaacga gtgcgtcacc tgcctgcatt gtcaggtgct
    44221 ctatcagtcc gagagcaaat gtcccgtcgt tatccgccag cttaaacggc gggccaagac
    44281 agggtcggtc aacatcaaga ccccgctcgg acaaccaccg gcgaaccatc cgaacgccaa
    44341 accgcaatct gtttcctaaa aggaggaacg atcatgtcgg aacacgataa gaaactgaac
    44401 gtcacacgcc gcgggctgct gggtgcatct gcaaccggcg ccgtgctggc cggaaccggt
    44461 ctgggcagca ccctgatgac cgcgaaagag gccagcgccg ccgccaatgc cgcgctggag
    44521 cccggtgagc tggacgaata ttacggcttc tggtcctcgg gtcagaccgg cgaggtgcgc
    44581 atcctcggcg tgccgtccat gcgcgagctg atgcgcattc cggtgttcaa ccgctgctcg
    44641 gccaccggct ggggccagac caacgagtca ctgaaggtcc tgaccgaagg gctgctgccc
    44701 gagaccaagc agtatctggc cgccaacggc aaggtcacct atgacaatgg cgacctgcac
    44761 cacccgcaca tgtccttcac cgatggcacc tatgacggtc gctatctgtt catgaacgac
    44821 aaggccaaca cccgcgtggc gcgtatccgc tgcgacgtga tgaaatgcga caagatcatc
    44881 gagatcccga acgcgcatga catccacggt ctgcgcccgc agaaataccc ccgcaccggt
    44941 tacatcttcg ccaatggtga acatgaggcg ccgctggtca atgatggcga aatcctcgac
    45001 gatccgtcgc aatacgtgaa catcttcacc gccatcgacg gcgacacgat ggagatcgca
    45061 tggcaggtga tggtgtcggg taacctcgac aacaccgatt gcgactatca gggcaaatat
    45121 gcgttctcga cgtcctataa ctcggaaatg ggtatgaacc tggccgagat gaccgagaat
    45181 gagctggacc atgtggtcgt gttcaacctc aaaggcatcg aagacgcaat tgctgctggc
    45241 aactatcagg agctgaacgg cgtcaaggtc gtggacgggc gcaaagaggc gggcggcaac
    45301 ctgacccgtt acatcccgat cccgaactcg ccgcatggtg tgaacgcagc acccgacaag
    45361 aaacacatca tgatcaacgg caagctgtcg ccgaccgttt cggtgatcga tgtggaaaag
    45421 gtcgacgcgc tgtttgccga caacgccgat ccgcgctcgg ccatcgtggc ggaaccgcag
    45481 ctgggtctgg gcccgcttca caccgcgttt gatggcaagg gcaacgccta caccaccctg
    45541 ttcctggaca gccaggtggt gaaatgggac atcgccaagg ccatcgaagc ctttggtggt
    45601 gcggatgttg atccgatcct cgacaaggtg gatgtgcatt atcagccggg ccacaactcg
    45661 acctcgatgg gtgaaacctc cgaggctgac ggcaagtggc tgatttcgat gaacaagttc
    45721 tcgaaagacc ggttcctgaa tgtcggtccg ctgaagcctg aaaacgagca gttgatcgat
    45781 atctcgggcg acaagatgaa ggtggtccat gacggcccga cctttgcgga accacatgac
    45841 tcgatcatcg tgcaccggtc caaggtgaac ccggtcaatg tctgggatcg caacgacccg
    45901 atgtgggaag aagcgcgcca gcaggctgcc gccgatggtg tagaccttga agaaggcgcc
    45961 gaggagccga tccgcgatgg caacaaggtg cgggtctaca tgacctcgac cgcgccggtg
    46021 ttcagccttg agaagttcac cgtcaaacag ggtgacgagg tgacgctgta tgtcaccaac
    46081 ctggatgacg tggatgacgt gacccacgga ctgtgcctgt cgaacttcgg catcgcgatg
    46141 gaggttgcgc cgcaggccac cgcctcggtc accttcatcg ccgaccgtcc gggcgtgcac
    46201 tggttctatt gccagtggtt ctgccacgca ctgcacatgg agatgcgcgg tcggatgttc
    46261 gttgagccgc ggagcgcgta agcgatgcgt tggtccctgc tcataccgct cctgctcggc
    46321 tcgccccttt gggcggcgga ttgggatgtg cccaaccggg cgggggccat caacgagata
    46381 ctggcgcagg tggcggatgg agacaccctc cgcctgagcc ccggcgttta tgctgaaaga
    46441 ctggtgctgg accggcccgt caccatcgac gggctgggac aggccaccat tgacggacaa
    46501 ggcgaaggca gcgtaatcac cgtgaccggg ccgggcgtga cggtgcgcgg gctgacggtg
    46561 atcggctcgg gctctggcca tgacggaatc gacagcggca ttcaactgac caagacagcc
    46621 catgcgccgg tggtcgagga taacgtgctg ctgggcaatc tctatggcgt cgacattcac
    46681 ggtgccaagg acagcatcgt gcgccgcaac cggatcgagg ggcgacagga ccgccatatg
    46741 aacgcgcgcg gcaacggggt ctatgtctgg aatgcgccgg gtgcggtggt cgaggataat
    46801 gacatccggt acgggcgcga cgggatcttc gtgaactcgt cgaagaagaa caccttcacc
    46861 ggcaacctgt tccgcgatct gcgctttgct gtgcattaca tgtatgcgga caattcggtg
    46921 gtcagcgaca atgtctcgat cggcaacgat ctgggctatg cggtgatgtt cacgagtaat
    46981 gtgactgtcg ccaacaatgt ctcgattggt gaccgcgaac atggcgtgat gctgaattat
    47041 gccaacaaga gcaccatcac cggcaacgtg gtaaaaggtg ccaaggaaaa atgcaccttc
    47101 ctctataact ccaacaagaa cgaattcacc gacaactggt tccagggatg cggcatcggt
    47161 attcacttta ccgccgggtc tgagcgcaac cgtatccttg gcaactcatt catcggaaac
    47221 cggactcagg tgaaatacgt ctcgaccaaa tgggtcgagt ggtccgagga cggacgcggc
    47281 aactactggt ccgatttcgc cgcttatgat gtggatggca acggcattgc cgatgccccc
    47341 tatcgcccca atgacagtat ggaccatgtg ctgtggaccc aaccctcagc caaactgttg
    47401 ctcggctccc ctgccgtgca actggtgcgc tggtcacaat cggcctttcc ggcactgctg
    47461 ccgggcggcg tgatggacag caacccattg atgcaagccc ctgaaccccc agctatgaaa
    47521 aaggtgcctc atgacggata aggccctgtc aatcgaccat gttctcaagg accgtggaaa
    47581 aacccgcgtt cttgacgata tcacactgtc tcttgcccct ggccagcgcg ttgcgctgct
    47641 gggccataat ggtgcgggta agtcgaccct gatcaaatct atcctcggcc tgacgccgat
    47701 ccatggcgga gccattcgga tcggagacgt cacccccggt agtgctcagg cacggcgcga
    47761 gacggcctat ctgcccgagg cggtgtcatt tcatcccgcg ctaaccgggc gtgagcagtt
    47821 gaccttgttc gcgcagcttt caggcgcgaa agccgatgtg cccggtctgc tggagcgcgt
    47881 cggcttgagc gatgcgctgg accgccggat cggaacgtat tccaagggga tgcggcaacg
    47941 tcttggtctg gcgcaggtgc tgctgggcca gcctaaggtg gcgcttctgg acgagccgac
    48001 gagcgggctg gacccgatct cgcggcagga tctctatgcc atcatcgatg aactggcggc
    48061 gcaaggctct gcggtgctga ttgccagcca tgcgctcacc gaggtcgagg cgcgaaccga
    48121 ccggatcgcc atcatgcgca agggtcggat ggtcgccgat gacacgctga acaacctgtc
    48181 ggcgctggct ggtctgccga tccgcctgaa ggtgcgcgcc agcgccaacg ccgatgcgct
    48241 ggccgccgag ctgggtggca accggatcaa tggggcgtcg gtggaactgc tctgcacgcc
    48301 tgaagacaag atggaggcgc tgcgccggat cgccgggctg ggtgacgcgg tggcggatgt
    48361 cgagatgacc ccgcccaagc tggaagacct ctatcgccat tacgcacagg aggatttgca
    48421 atgacccgct tcctcgccat cacccgcacc gagatgctga tcctgcgccg caaccgctgg
    48481 ctgctggtcg ccacattgat catggtgctg ttcgcactgg cgctgacctt tgcgggcagc
    48541 gcgcccaccg gcaccttggg cgtcgatatg ctgaccgtct cggttgcgtc gatgaccacg
    48601 ctgtcggttt acctcgcgcc gctgctggcg ctgatgattt ccttcgacgc catcgcgggc
    48661 gacgtggacc ggggcagcct gtcgctgctg ctgtcctatc cggcggggcg cggagaaatc
    48721 ctgctgggca agttcaccgc ccatctggca gctttggctt tcgccatgac catcggtttc
    48781 ggcactgcag gcgcggtggc cgctttcttt ggcggcgcgg ggccggagag tctgatggcg
    48841 ctggcgcgtc tcatcctcac atccatcctg ctgggcgctg tttttctggc gctgggatac
    48901 ctgctgtccg ctttggcgaa gggggccacg gcggcggcag gtctgtcggc cgggctctgg
    48961 ctggtctttg tcgtcctcta tgatctgggc ctgttggggg ctgtcgtcat ggacaagggc
    49021 ggcgctttca cccaatccgt ctttccatgg gtgatggtgg ccaacccggc cgacgcgttc
    49081 cgtctgtgga acatcgccgc gaccgagggc gtcgcgatgg catccggcat gaccggggcc
    49141 gcgcaggccc tgccggtctg ggccgcgccc gcttcgctgc tgatctggcc ggtgctgggc
    49201 tttgccctcg cccgtctcgc attccggagg gtcgagccat gaaacgtctc gccctgatcg
    49261 cactggtcac gatggccgcc tgcaaggaag aggtggccga agcccccgac ccggtggacc
    49321 tgaccccgga tgctctgagc tatttctgcc agatgaacat cgccgaacat ggcgggccaa
    49381 aggggcagat tcatcttgaa ggttaccccg cgccgctgtt cttcgcacag gtgcgtgaca
    49441 tgctggccta tctgaaaagc cccgagcgcg acgccaagat cactgcggtt tacgtcagcg
    49501 atatgggtgt ggccccaagt tggcgacagc cggggatttc caactggatc gcagccgatg
    49561 gcgccacctt cgtggtcggc gccgatgtcg ctggcggcat gggcgcgcgc gaggttgtgc
    49621 cctttgcaga acccgccgag gccgaagcct ttatcctgcg ctatggcggg tctgccctgc
    49681 ccctgtccga ggtgcccgat gccgaggttc tgggccccgt cgatctggac ctgattctgg
    49741 agacccccgc atgacccgcc tgacccgccg ccggttcctg accatttcgg ccgcttgcgc
    49801 cgctgtgccc gccgctgcca gcggcgtggc ccaatggcgc ggcatcgcgt tgggcgcgcc
    49861 cgccagcctg cggctggagg gtctgacaga tacgcaagcc gcgccgatct tcgctgcggt
    49921 cgaggccgag ctgcaccggc ttgaggatat cttcagcctt tatcgcacgc ggtcgcagat
    49981 cagccggttg aaccgcgcgg gccgcctgcg cgcccctgcg cctgagctgt tggaggtgct
    50041 gagcctgtgt tccgcgctcc acgacgcgtc agagggggcc ttcgatccga cggttcagcc
    50101 gttatggctg gcgctcgcca gcggggcggc gcatgcgcat gtggatcgtg cgcggcaggc
    50161 gattggctgg aacagagtcc atgtcggcgc agatgaaatc cgcctgccgc agccgggact
    50221 gtcggcgatc acgttgaacg ggatagcgca aggggcggtc accgaccgga ttgccgcttt
    50281 gctccggtcc tatggcctga gcgatgttct ggtggatatg ggcgaggtcg ccgcactggg
    50341 tgaacgcggc ggcgctgagc cctggcgcgt cggactggct ggaccggatg gcacggtcgc
    50401 caaacggatc actctgcggg accgtgccgt tgccacctcg gccccggacg gcacgcggct
    50461 gaacgggggg ctgggccata tcctgaaccc tctgggcgcg gggccgacac atcgggcggt
    50521 gtctatatct gccccgcagg ccgcggtggc ggacgggctt tcgaccgcac tttgcgtgac
    50581 ctcaccagac cggaccaagg ccgcactggc ccgttttccg gacgcccgga tcgagatgct
    50641 gatctgagcg cctgacatca cgccaccgcc tgatcatgat acctgacgcc accgcagcgt
    50701 ttgacggcct gaccgcggat catcgagaag gcaaagccgg tcaggcgggc tgctcggtca
    50761 gcatgcacaa aacacgcgcc tcgggtccga tctccagcgc ctgtcgcacc gccgcgttca
    50821 tcaccgccgc gatgcccgcc ccacccgagg cgctggtgtc caaaccggtc tcggccatgg
    50881 ccggcaattg cgcggcaacc tcggaatcgt ccagcgtcag gaacagatcc gcatcccgtg
    50941 ccagcccgtt cagggcaatc agcgacggct ctttgcagtc caaccgcccc atgatgctgt
    51001 ccgggccatc ggcgaaaacg cattgcccag cctcgatact ggcctgcagc gccggcgctg
    51061 aaccgggttc gaccacggtg atctgcggcg cgtcccccca gaccttgcgc gcataggcgg
    51121 ccacggcccc ggccatgccg ccaaccccgg cctgcaacag gatgtgggtt ggtgcctcag
    51181 ggcattgctc ggtcgtttcc agcgccattt gcagataccc ctccatcagc agatggggca
    51241 gatcggtgta accctcccac gagctgtccg acagcagggt ccagccgttc tgctgcgccg
    51301 cctgcgcggc ggcctccatg ctggcggcat agtcaatgcc ttcgcgtacc acctgcgcgt
    51361 tctgcgcccg caacctatcg gcaaagctct cgggtacggt ttcggcaatg taaaccaccg
    51421 catctgcccc gaagacccgc gccccggcag ccatgctcat gccgtgattg cctgcgcttg
    51481 cggtgacata ggtgcgcccg ttcagcatct tatcggctgc cgcgtcggcc tgacacgcaa
    51541 tgacataagc cgcgcccagc gccttgaacg acccaagccc catccggggc cgctcatcct
    51601 tgacccaaag ctttgccacc ggtgccagcg ccgttgcatc caccagcggt gtttcaacga
    51661 aatccgggca gaacaggcga tgccgcccca accccgaaat gtcggtcgac ggataaggcg
    51721 catcatccgc cagtttggtc ccgttccgat acgggttgct gaccgctttc atcgcgcgct
    51781 ccttctgctg atccgccgac gagagcggaa gggtcaagcc ctgtcaaccg cgcgcttcgg
    51841 ctacgctcaa atccgatctg cgaaacgagc gtcttttcaa tccatttggt tggctgtaag
    51901 tgtgtggcga tcctgttggt ttcggcttga tccgccgcac aaacaggtct gcgggcgtga
    51961 tggaatggta gacatatcgg acttaaaatc cgaaggcctt ggtgccgtgt gggttcgagt
    52021 cccaccgccc gtaccagttt cataaacaag caaacaaatg cgcgcttaag gcgtgaccag
    52081 gaaggccaga gggtccatcc ggaccatgaa gcttcacgcg ctggtattcg tcccgtagag
    52141 taaacacatg cctgacttcc gagttttgac acgagacact ctccggcctc tggcagcgct
    52201 gagcgtgcgc gccgaacagt ctacgttcgt tgcatcaaac cttatgacaa tggcccaatc
    52261 gagatttgaa ccagggtccg agatttatgg catctgggaa gatgaaaccc ctgtcgggtt
    52321 gctggcagtc gtcgatatgt tccatcccga tgcggatttg gatgagggtg acgatcccga
    52381 cagcatatac atctggcggc ttatggttga tcaggcgcat cagggcaaag gccatggccg
    52441 gtctgcattg gaattcgcaa aagcgctggc tcagaagaag ggccgtgcaa atctggtaat
    52501 cagcgttgtc gatgagcccg gaagcgcgtt gccgctctac aagcggtttg gctttgaccc
    52561 gacaggcagg attgtcgacg gtgaggtcga gatggtcatg gcactcagct agcgcgctgc
    52621 tgaaatgagc cgcttatcac agcctgctca gataaccgaa atcacggcat ttgcggcttt
    52681 tacaaatcct gccacggcca ctgcgctggc cagcagaatg caacaaatct caaatgcact
    52741 aagcttcatt ttgaccccca tcaaaacgga tagcctgacc tagagcaatt cgagtcgcgc
    52801 gcaaaggccg ggcgtgttta cgcagcggaa acttgctgcg gctgcggcgt ggaattgcct
    52861 aggccatggt ctcgggaact ttgtgacggt gtttgttgct tgacctgtag ctgcgctgca
    52921 tcacttgccg ggtagacaca cgaggaatgg ccggaaaggc tgaatacctg tcagcacagc
    52981 aatcaccttt cggaatggaa acgggtggac gccaagtatt gcaaggaagg ttgtcgcaag
    53041 ttggcggcgc gggaacgaca tctataacca catctggagt aagagcggat ctcgcccaga
    53101 ggctccaaat tcatccggaa ttgatctact gggttttgac attgcaatac aattcagtca
    53161 tttattccga tttgtttggc aacacgaaac aacaatgatc tgggttaaaa gctgattgac
    53221 atagaatgaa ttcaattgtc acaatgagat ttactgtggt gtttactggt gattgtgttt
    53281 gatacaataa ttttcagaaa atgtattata taccaattgc ttagcgacat gaaattgctg
    53341 ggggatttat ggctaaagta aagttctatg atggattcac attttcacaa ctcaaccatc
    53401 aagtgtttgt tcctacactc gtcaatccag agttcaatgc aagcaaatct agatttgaat
    53461 cagataaggc cgaagcgatt gctccaaatt tcgagccaat tggatctcat aaagttgtcc
    53521 taaagggcaa tttcaaaatg tttggtacga cactcacggg tgctgtaaag agcattaaat
    53581 tagtcggtcc aaatgggaag ctctacgaaa taacagaaat taaaggtgta agcctctggg
    53641 actacatcgt tcaaactatg aatctgcctc taaaccccac agcgttgacc gagcttgtct
    53701 tcgcagatgg cgtatctatg agccttggcg gtggaaacga ccaatttgac ggcactgatg
    53761 gtagggatgt ggttaaaggc ggtggcggtg acgacgaact ctttggcgga aacagaaaag
    53821 actttctata cggtcagaac ggcgaagaca ccataaatgg tggtgctgga aacgataatc
    53881 tgtttggcgg tgatggagat gacttccttt tcgattatct gggcgacaat aaactgtcgg
    53941 gcggagaagg cgatgatgat ttgttcacag gaaatgggaa agacgaaatt tctggcggag
    54001 ccgggaacga ctccatttcc agcggtcaag gtaaagacga tatcaaaggt ggaagcggga
    54061 gtgacattat ttccgcaggt agcggcgctg acaaagtaga cggtggaaaa gggcatgata
    54121 ctatttccgg gaacggaggt aatgacaaaa ttgatggtaa taatggcaac gattggattg
    54181 atggtggatc tggaaaggac atactgaagg gcggaagggg ccatgaccaa ttcgtattcg
    54241 tggaggctat ggatagcgga cttgggaaag acaatcgcga tgtcatcaaa gattttgaca
    54301 gaggcgtcga tgtaatcaat ctagtgctta ttgatgctgg atctgccgaa ggtgaccaag
    54361 catttacttt tattggggag aacgactttt cgggtgccga aggcgagttg cgataccgaa
    54421 aatctgacga caagaccgtg gtctccggcg atattgacgg agatggcgtc gcggattttc
    54481 aaatagaatt gactgggaaa atgaatctaa gcgcagacga ctttatcctg taattcggtg
    54541 gcaaatcttg ccgcgcattg tttgcgttca atgtagactg acaaagagga cgttgaggcg
    54601 gcaaagggtg gcagcggctt ttgcagccat tgctctatcg gcatagatgt tgaatttaca
    54661 ctctaaaatg aaaaagaggc gcacccacca caagcgcgcc ccaaggacag ggaggaaagt
    54721 gaaaaacctg cgctctcaac acaccatgag cgctaactct tcaactgttc ccaatatggc
    54781 tggattcgga ggggcggtca gtgatccggg ttacagattg agcttgctta ttcgaggtga
    54841 tggaatgagt gcgctttacc cgcaggaaaa ggcggcaaca tatgcttgcc aatccaatag
    54901 cctggcagtc tcatgcctga tggcggggtt ttcgctaagg tacgccagtg actccccgac
    54961 catagagttc gaggaggtgt catttcggcc gacaccgacc gcttgcggag gggttactac
    55021 gccccgagac tggctctatc tgccaatcct gaacgcagcc tagcccggat gtctgaaaat
    55081 cgaaagcgca aacgtcacct tgcggacttt ccgaaggcgt tgattccagt gctaaattcc
    55141 gggttctgtc tgagaagggt ggtgccgctg ataggactcg aacctacgac cccatcatta
    55201 cgaattattt tgcagtcttg gtggacagtc ttggatacgg acacaccgaa cactcaaacg
    55261 acgtacaacg ttatgataca aaaagcgatt ttcttgtcat ggctttgtat ggcgctgccc
    55321 tctgtcctct ggagttgcct cccgctcccc tactaatccc ctacggattg ctagttgccc
    55381 tattaatccg gcaaattcgg gtgaaccagg ttggtttggc catgcagtca tttgctggag
    55441 agtggtcttt tcagtttcca cagaaaaact cggttcgtac acggtggcta atgagggttg
    55501 tctgctgcat cggcgttgga gtaagaacat atcaagaaca atgtgaaaaa tcagcgttgg
    55561 cagttgatct cgtaaaccac aacgagttgt atgcgaacca atgaggaggg caacatgctg
    55621 acatctgtgg aactttgcgc tggcgctggt ggccaagcgc ttggtcttga aacggcgggc
    55681 ttttctcaca ctgcgctcat cgaaatcgac aagcattgct gcaatactct ccgccacaac
    55741 cgaccggagt ggaatgtgct tgaagaggac ctaaggatct tcaaggagcg cgccgctgac
    55801 tacaagggta tggatctcct agcaggcggc ttaccttgcc ctccattttc cgtcgcaggc
    55861 aaacagcttg gcgagcaaga cgaacgcaat ctgttcgacg acgctatcga tgttgtggat
    55921 gcaacccgac ctcgcgcagt gatgattgag aacgtgcgcg gattcttgga tgctgtgttt
    55981 cacgactacc gggaacgtct aaagactcag ttggagaaac taggctacaa aaccgattgg
    56041 cgacttttga atgcctctga ctatggcgtt ccacaacttc gacctcgcgt ggtgatcgtt
    56101 gccattcaag aggaacgagc agaacttttc gattggccag agccgaaccc ccacaaccca
    56161 ccaactgttg gcgagacgct tcacgatctt atggcagcac gtggctggcg tggtgctgaa
    56221 gaatgggcgt cacaagctga tgaaattgcg ccaacaattg ttggtggttc caaaaagcac
    56281 ggcggtcccg acctcggtcc gacccgcgca cgtgcggcat gggccaccct cggcgtcgaa
    56341 ggcagaacta ttgctcccga agcacccgat ccgttccata atggaatgcc aagattaacg
    56401 gtgccgatgg ttgctcggat tcaaggcttt cctgatgact ggcacttcac aggcgcaaag
    56461 accaatgcat atcggcaagt aggcaatgca ttccctcctc cggttgccca ggctgtatct
    56521 ggtcaaattg cgaggacact gcgtaagcgc gtcttgcgtg ccgtaaatgg ctgaacttcc
    56581 aaacgcttga gaattatgac agcttgctga gagtatccgt actcgcagag aaacaagcgt
    56641 ttgaaacaga agattcccga aagcaaagtc gtagcaggcc atcctgacta tgagctgttg
    56701 gacgccattg cgagcgacat taatagacgt gctggcggca ccgaacattt ggccacaaag
    56761 ttctctgcaa tgcttcgcca gtgtgtcgac gacgtaatta tgactccaaa aaccgggcga
    56821 agatcctatg aggaattgga gaaaaccgaa aagacgtaca tcggaactcg ggtggaaata
    56881 gaattacgcg ccacgctcaa cctacccaaa ggtacgctcg atacggtgat cctagggcat
    56941 gatgtcgaca ttaagaacac gatgggcagc aactggatga taccgaccga agcggtagat
    57001 catccctgca tccttgtggc agcggacgaa gtccgcgcaa agtgctattt ggggctcatc
    57061 gtagctcgcg ccgaatatct tactcttggt aagaataagg actcgaaaaa gagcatctca
    57121 gcgcttgggt tcgcaaacat cttttggatg ttgatgagcc atccatatcc tccgaatttc
    57181 tggcgcactg tcgcccctga cgcaattgag cggatattct caggtaagtc gggtaatcag
    57241 cgcatggcca atctatttcg tgaagtgcaa cggcaaccaa tcacgcggga tgttgtcgag
    57301 gctgtcgctc agcagcaaga tttcatgcgg cgcattaggt cagacaacgg gaagggcacg
    57361 agggatcacc tcgctcgcga gggcattttg ctcctttctg gacactacga tacaccgcta
    57421 attactgcgt tgggtttgcc gaattgttcc ggtagcgaat ttgtttctta cagaccggta
    57481 tcgcaaaccg aaatcgacct agcagccaat cacggtatcg caatagaacg agttttcgat
    57541 aatgaataac ctggaagcat tcagccgcgt taggtacgag gatgtttggg aagttgtcgg
    57601 taacgacgca tccgatgtta ccacaattgg aagcaaaaaa catgaaagta ttctatcgcc
    57661 cgaaacagaa ttgaaggccg ccgagtgacg gaaatctgcg cctatcacac attcttcccc
    57721 gtggggcagg gtctgtttgc agctggctcg atagagttct ggcctccgcc aacgaagagg
    57781 cgacggcgaa tttacatcga ggggaacgaa gagcctcccg ttcatccgcc atatcggtgg
    57841 gtttatgatt gtggcagttc gactgcaaaa cgtctcgttt ctaacgctat cgccgatttg
    57901 aaaggcagct gtgccggtgc gcagatcgac cttttaacga tttcacattt ccacaatgat
    57961 cataccagtg gcatggtcga cctgttgaaa gctataggtg ccaagacagt catgttacct
    58021 tgggcgccct tatggcatcg tctgattatc ggatttgcgc agggattacg ggcttatgac
    58081 gacgaaatgt tgtttttcgt cgatccagtg caatatttga cccagcgggc cggtgacgac
    58141 tttggacagg tcttatttgt catgccttct gacggtgagg ggccgccata ttccactgaa
    58201 ccaaccttcg aaccggaacc accggaagac ttggacgatg ccgacaaggt gtatggtcct
    58261 ggtactactg cttcatacga cgaactggac ctgatttacg aacatggtga acggcgcgtc
    58321 cgagttcttc aacccggtca ggcaattcct gtgtttggcg tttgggagtt cattccctac
    58381 aacgatcccg acacgcgacc gtctgacccg acaaactttg cggcaaaagt tgcttcccat
    58441 agacattcgt tacttggagg aagcgaaagc gagcgcaagg acgctctgca gagcctgcgg
    58501 agcctatacg tggcaacgtt cggtaagacg gccatgaacg atgtaagcct gacactctac
    58561 ggtggcgcta taggcacgtg gcgcgggcat cgttactgca attgttgtct ccaagggtta
    58621 attggcactt gcgattgctg gcgagaacac gaaacaaagg ccgcaatctt gctaaccggc
    58681 gatggcaatt tgagcagcgt tcccaagtgg gacgcgctgg aacaatacct tgaccaccgc
    58741 agagcattcc gcacgagtgt cttccaagtt ccccaccatg gcgcacgtgc gaactggcac
    58801 gatggcttgg cagatgcggt atcgccagca atgagcgttt tttgttccga tccaagtcac
    58861 agttatggcc acccgcacgc agaagttctt cgcgattttt ggaaccaccg tgcaattcaa
    58921 gtagaccagc attccggctt aaacctaaag atgatcttag agcgctaaac ggtactcatt
    58981 ttgacttttg attcattaaa gcgctttgtg tgaaagcatt cgatatttgg gctaaatcca
    59041 aaatactgtg cgttccaaga ctgtatcgta ggcttggcga acgttaagta aggagttccc
    59101 tgagactagc cgatcgatcg gcaagtagac taaaattatg acgaaggagg cctcatatga
    59161 ttgatcgagt ccagttgctc cagaatttcg gccagttcag caacgtctcc ccgccgcaga
    59221 acacagctct aacgccgttc acgttgcttt atgctgaaaa cgggcgtggc aagactaccg
    59281 tcgcaacgat gctacgttcg ctggcaactg gtgatggaac actggtcacc gagcgccacc
    59341 gcttgggcgc gcagcaccca cctcgccttg tacttgggta tggtggtgcc tcgatcactt
    59401 ttcaaaacgg gaactggtcc cagacgctgc cagacattgc catctttgat gatgcgtttg
    59461 tcgcagccaa cgtttgctct ggaatcgaag ttcaggctgc gcacagaaag aatcttcatg
    59521 agttaattct aggtgcgcaa ggcgtcgcac tgtccaatac cttgcagggc cacatcgacc
    59581 gggtggaaat gcataatgtc actttacgcg acctgtccaa tgcaattccg gcagcggcgc
    59641 gcggtcctta ccgtgtggat acattttgca atttggaaca agacccagac atcgacaaca
    59701 aaatcgagga tgcccagaga aggctcgcgg ccgctcgttc ggcagatgct atccgtcaaa
    59761 ggccaggatt tcaggagatt tctttacctg actttgacct tcacgcaatt gaaggcgtat
    59821 tggcgcaatc tcttcctgat ctagaagcat ccgccgccga tcgtgttcgc agccatctaa
    59881 acaatattgg aggaggcggt gaaaactggg tggccgatgg aatgccgagg attgcgcaag
    59941 catcacaagg gcaagatcaa gatatatgcc ccttctgcac acaggaactt caacggtcag
    60001 atatcattga gcactaccgt gcctacttta gcgatgcgta cgaagcactg aaagatgctg
    60061 tacgggaaac gggcgttagt gtacgcaacg ctcactcggg agatattctg gccgcattcg
    60121 aacggggaat tcgcacctgt gtgcaaagtc atgagttctg gaaagacttc atagatatcc
    60181 cagaaattga aatcgatacc gcctctatcg cacgagagtg gaatgcagcc aaagatgccg
    60241 tacttgttca gcttcgcgca aaggcaaccg cgccgctaga acagatggac ctttccgcgg
    60301 aaacccgtca ggccgtacga acataccgag caagaattgc agaagtacaa gcgctttctg
    60361 agcgattgat tggtgtaaac gagcgcctgg acttagtacg tgagcaagcc gccgctgatg
    60421 acttagccgc tcttaccgat gatctttcaa agctccaagc gaagaaggcg cggtatgagc
    60481 aaagtgttgt tcaggcttgc gacgcgtata cggctgaaaa aactgcgaaa accaacactg
    60541 agaaccttag ggatcaagct cgggccgcgc tcgatcaata ccgtgaacaa atcttcccgg
    60601 cctacgaaga tgctattaat gcttatctag cacgttttgc ggcagcattt aggttagggc
    60661 aggttcagtc ggtcaaccag cgcggcgggt catctgcgtc attttgtgta gttatcaata
    60721 atgaaaacgt tgatgtagcc gccgatgaag gcccatcatt ccgcaatacg ttgagcgcag
    60781 gagaccgaaa tacactggcg ctggcttttt tcttcgcatc actcgatcaa gacgcgaatc
    60841 tagctaataa aatggttgtg attgatgatc cgatgaccag cctagatgag caccgtacac
    60901 tacacacacg tgccgagata atcagattgt ttgggcgcgt gcgacagatc attgtgttat
    60961 cccattccaa gccattcttg tgtaaccttt gggagcaggc tgaccggaac gctagaacgg
    61021 ctttgcggat caacagggcc gctgccggtt ccgaaatcgc tacatgggac gtgcgcaacg
    61081 atagtatttc cgaacatgac aagcggcacg agcttgtgcg cagctatctt caagtggctg
    61141 atcctggtga agagagaaaa gttgcacagg cgctcaggcc aatcttggag cgcttcttga
    61201 gagttgctta tccagagcat tttcctcctg gacagttgat cggaccattt cttggccttt
    61261 gtggtcaaag ggtcggaacc aacaatgaaa tactttctca gaacgatctt gatgaattga
    61321 gagctttgaa agactacgcc aaccgctttc accatgacag caatcaagct tgggaaaccg
    61381 aacacatcaa cgacgctgag ctttcagatt ttgcgcggcg gacactcatc tttgcttctc
    61441 gacgataggg aagagcgtat gcaaggctag agtgtggcgt ggctgttcgg atttcatgca
    61501 ttgtatttcc gcagttcatt ggccctatcc ttcacggcaa aacctcggaa ttttcatcaa
    61561 gccagacggc gtttcatctt ttcgtactgc gcctcttgcg ctttcataac ctgatgaaaa
    61621 gtcgagcttt ttctcggaat acgcctataa tggagcgtgg ccagaaggag gtcacgatgc
    61681 ctaatttacg tcttacccgc cgcgcgattg atgaaatccc tttctcgaaa aaagggcagg
    61741 ttctgtaccg agacaccatg ctaccaggtt tcgggcttcg cgttggggct cagtccaagg
    61801 tgttctttgc agaagggc
//
