# Supplementary material for: Decoding coral resistance to eutrophication through the association of hyper‑efficient denitrifiers as key microbial allies
Source: Nat Commun. 2026 May 19;17:3938. doi: 10.1038/s41467-026-72571-w (PMC13187470; doi:10.1038/s41467-026-72571-w)
Supplement: Supplementary file 21 — Source Data [file 41467_2026_72571_MOESM21_ESM.zip › Source Data/FigureS6/BJ7_denitrification.gbk]

LOCUS       contig00006            61677 bp    DNA              UNK 01-JAN-1980
DEFINITION  Genus species strain strain.
ACCESSION   contig00006
VERSION     contig00006
KEYWORDS    .
SOURCE      .
  ORGANISM  .
            .
FEATURES             Location/Qualifiers
     CDS             679..1119
                     /gene="ribH2"
                     /locus_tag="BJ7_03528"
                     /EC_number="2.5.1.78"
                     /inference="ab initio prediction:Prodigal:002006"
                     /inference="similar to AA sequence:UniProtKB:Q2YKV1"
                     /codon_start=1
                     /transl_table=11
                     /product="6,7-dimethyl-8-ribityllumazine synthase 2"
                     /translation="MTHTRYAFVKANWHSDIVDRALDGFLELIPADQVDVFDVPGAFEM
                     PLLARDLAQTGRYAAVACAAFVVDGGIYRHDFVAQAVVDGLMRAGLDSGVPVLSVSLTP
                     HQYQETDHHNAIYRAHFIEKGREAAHAALKINATRAAVAQAA"
     gene            679..1119
                     /locus_tag="BJ7_03528"
                     /gene="ribH2"
     CDS             1231..2331
                     /gene="aroC"
                     /locus_tag="BJ7_03529"
                     /EC_number="4.2.3.5"
                     /inference="ab initio prediction:Prodigal:002006"
                     /inference="similar to AA sequence:UniProtKB:P12008"
                     /codon_start=1
                     /transl_table=11
                     /product="Chorismate synthase"
                     /db_xref="COG:COG0082"
                     /translation="MSMNSFGHLFRVTTWGESHGPALGATIDGCPPGVTIDEGMIQHWL
                     DKRKPGQNKFTTQRREPDQVKILSGVFEGQTTGTPVQLMIENTDQRSKDYGDIMDKFRP
                     GHADITYWQKYGIRDYRGGGRSSARETASRVAAGGLAREAIKQIAPNVQITGYMTQIGP
                     HKIDRANFDWSQIEQNTFWTPDAKAAEDWAVYLDDLRKSGNSVGAVVEVVARGVPAGLG
                     APVYAKLDTDLAAAMMSINAVKGVEIGEGMSAAELTGEANADEIFMGQDGPQYSSNHAG
                     GILGGISTGQDLVVRFAVKPTSSILTTRKTITKSGEETKIITKGRHDPCVGIRAVPVGE
                     AMMACVILDHLLLHRGQIGENRGRIG"
     gene            1231..2331
                     /locus_tag="BJ7_03529"
                     /gene="aroC"
     CDS             2369..2977
                     /gene="yedJ"
                     /locus_tag="BJ7_03530"
                     /inference="ab initio prediction:Prodigal:002006"
                     /inference="similar to AA sequence:UniProtKB:P46144"
                     /codon_start=1
                     /transl_table=11
                     /product="putative protein YedJ"
                     /db_xref="COG:COG1418"
                     /translation="MQTDPAHDLAHLDRVWVNAQAIADDETNPRVLLAACYLHDLINLS
                     KDDPDRHLASMRSADESEPILEEFGYSTTEIGAVQHAIAAHSFSANIPPETPEARILRD
                     ADRLDALGAIGIARNFSVSGALGRTLYDPSDPFAENRLPNDLIFSIDHWQIKLLRLPND
                     MLTEKGRAIAQDRAARMMRFLKDLSEEIGAQLPLDWSNL"
     gene            2369..2977
                     /locus_tag="BJ7_03530"
                     /gene="yedJ"
     CDS             3032..3967
                     /gene="cntI_2"
                     /locus_tag="BJ7_03531"
                     /inference="ab initio prediction:Prodigal:002006"
                     /inference="similar to AA sequence:UniProtKB:Q9HUX6"
                     /codon_start=1
                     /transl_table=11
                     /product="Pseudopaline exporter CntI"
                     /translation="MAKSLTSHRPALAVALKLSALVLFTTMSALVKALSDDFPPGEMVF
                     FRSLFAIPVIIAWLVWRGELVHGFVVKKPMGHFWRGVLGTSAMGLTFTGLSLLPLPEVT
                     AIGYATPIFTLILAAIMLGERIRMIRIGAVALGLVGVLIMIWPRLGSGTAETAATIGAL
                     CVLAATVARAFVQIHIRQLVQVDHPAAIVFYFSLTATLLSGLTVFWGWVIPTWEQAALL
                     VTIGLIGGVAQILVTSSYKFGQASMLAPYDYTTMLFAIVIGYFWFDELPTLVMLGGAAL
                     VIAGNVVVILRERQLGLDRTKARSATDPKA"
     gene            3032..3967
                     /locus_tag="BJ7_03531"
                     /gene="cntI_2"
     CDS             4026..4625
                     /gene="cobO"
                     /locus_tag="BJ7_03532"
                     /EC_number="2.5.1.17"
                     /inference="ab initio prediction:Prodigal:002006"
                     /inference="similar to AA sequence:UniProtKB:P29930"
                     /codon_start=1
                     /transl_table=11
                     /product="Corrinoid adenosyltransferase"
                     /translation="MSDAQNHKEKMQEVQAKHRKKVSEAVDPGRGLVLINTGKGKGKSS
                     AAFGVVIRALGWGQKVAVVQFIKGKWKTGERRFFEGRDLVTWHTMGEGFTWDTQDRERD
                     IAAATSAFNKACDLMKSGDYDLVVLDEINIALRYEYLSVDTVIEGLQTRSDKTSVFLTG
                     RDAPQALRDYADLVTEMTEEKHPFQAGIKAQRGVDF"
     gene            4026..4625
                     /locus_tag="BJ7_03532"
                     /gene="cobO"
     CDS             complement(4622..4831)
                     /locus_tag="BJ7_03533"
                     /inference="ab initio prediction:Prodigal:002006"
                     /codon_start=1
                     /transl_table=11
                     /product="hypothetical protein"
                     /translation="MRDRFEELMADPCCASCDCDALTSEVAAYLDHKTCNAERCRALEE
                     RSAATMYAVRRDSMRALNEGGARA"
     gene            complement(4622..4831)
                     /locus_tag="BJ7_03533"
     CDS             complement(5100..5465)
                     /locus_tag="BJ7_03534"
                     /inference="ab initio prediction:Prodigal:002006"
                     /codon_start=1
                     /transl_table=11
                     /product="hypothetical protein"
                     /translation="MSLRFVTRSVHAYLDYPVAIALMILPFVLGLGQSNPLALWLSVVT
                     GIAAFLLTVLTDHHLGIWRVLPYKFHLAVDLLVGVTFLLAPSLFGFSGLDALFYWVNGA
                     AVVVVISLSAPEQSAIA"
     gene            complement(5100..5465)
                     /locus_tag="BJ7_03534"
     CDS             complement(5577..6527)
                     /locus_tag="BJ7_03535"
                     /inference="ab initio prediction:Prodigal:002006"
                     /inference="similar to AA sequence:ISfinder:IS4811"
                     /codon_start=1
                     /transl_table=11
                     /product="IS5 family transposase IS4811"
                     /db_xref="COG:COG3039"
                     /translation="MLDLLSDILTRLSLRGTFYFRTSFTPPFGIQVPGFENVARFHFVQ
                     RGELKVHLTTTGETLRLRQGDLILIPHGAPHALLCNEVKPYDALPLEQVLELSGYKGDG
                     VLVYGGEEDERDTQLICGHFSFTGPAGRNGTGHMLIDRLPPFILIENYGEEAGAWIEAT
                     LRMIGSEVSGARIGGDLIALKLSEVLFAQAIRAYLEHQSPHDAALAGFADPRISRALTA
                     FHQSPAQEWSVAMLAREAAMSRTAFAQLFSQKMGTTPMQYLTDWRMQIACHGLTENRWN
                     VADAAAEVGYASEAAFSRVFKKQVGLSPAAYRAMH"
     gene            complement(5577..6527)
                     /locus_tag="BJ7_03535"
     CDS             complement(6644..7510)
                     /gene="ilvE_2"
                     /locus_tag="BJ7_03536"
                     /EC_number="2.6.1.42"
                     /inference="ab initio prediction:Prodigal:002006"
                     /inference="similar to AA sequence:UniProtKB:O86428"
                     /codon_start=1
                     /transl_table=11
                     /product="Branched-chain-amino-acid aminotransferase"
                     /db_xref="COG:COG0115"
                     /translation="MAGYDDRDGVIWMDGELVPWREANVHILSHAMHYASSVFEGERAY
                     NGKIFKSREHSERLIASAEALDMPMPYSVDEIEAAKEEALKASGLQDAYVRALVWRGSG
                     EDMGVASAKNPVRMAIAVWPWGAYYGDAKMQGAKLDIAEWKRPSPETIPVHAKAAGLYM
                     ICTISKHKAEAKGCSDALFMDYNGNVAEATGANVFFVQDGEVHTPLADCFLNGITRQTV
                     IQMLKDKGITVHERRIRPEEMADFEQCWLTGTAAEVTPVGQIGDYTFEVGDLTREIAED
                     YEKLVRA"
     gene            complement(6644..7510)
                     /locus_tag="BJ7_03536"
                     /gene="ilvE_2"
     CDS             7669..8181
                     /locus_tag="BJ7_03537"
                     /inference="ab initio prediction:Prodigal:002006"
                     /codon_start=1
                     /transl_table=11
                     /product="hypothetical protein"
                     /translation="MTEIRPAPVFGGESLLFLTDEQLRQGIEAMFFAYRGFTADPDRIL
                     TELAYGRAHHRAIHFINRAPGTTVNNLLAILGVTKQSLNRVLRSLIEDGLVESRVGTVD
                     KRERHLFLTDKGKALEAKLSDAQRARMRAAYKDAGPEAVAGFRKVLEAMMDADMRRAYT
                     KLRDTTS"
     gene            7669..8181
                     /locus_tag="BJ7_03537"
     CDS             8178..8879
                     /gene="ompR_5"
                     /locus_tag="BJ7_03538"
                     /inference="ab initio prediction:Prodigal:002006"
                     /inference="similar to AA sequence:UniProtKB:P0AA16"
                     /codon_start=1
                     /transl_table=11
                     /product="Transcriptional regulatory protein OmpR"
                     /translation="MSEMDAHLLIVDDDERIRDLLKKFLMRSGFLVTAARDAAHARRVL
                     SGLDFDLIVLDVMMPGEDGVSLTRSLRDTHSTPILLLTAKGETEHRIAGLEAGADDYLA
                     KPFEPKELLLRINAILRRMPETPAQDTAAKILHLGPIRYDIERGEMWQGEDPVRLTATE
                     SQLMKIFSAQPGEPISRAKLVEDLGRDKGQAQERAVDVQITRLRRKLEQDPKQPRYLQT
                     VRGAGYMLAPD"
     gene            8178..8879
                     /locus_tag="BJ7_03538"
                     /gene="ompR_5"
     CDS             8949..9875
                     /gene="hdaH"
                     /locus_tag="BJ7_03539"
                     /EC_number="3.5.1.-"
                     /inference="ab initio prediction:Prodigal:002006"
                     /inference="similar to AA sequence:UniProtKB:Q70I53"
                     /codon_start=1
                     /transl_table=11
                     /product="Histone deacetylase-like amidohydrolase"
                     /translation="MKTALLTHADCLHHVTPEGHPERVARLEHILHALEGLDLQRVTAP
                     LAADDDLLRVHPQNHISDILDHRPPDGFKQIDGDTFMSPGSVDAAFRAAGAAVRAVDIV
                     LAGEAPNAFCAIRPPGHHAETETAMGFCLFGNAALAAKHALDHHGLNRVAVVDFDVHHG
                     NGTQDLLWDEKRALVITSQQMPLWPGSGRPDETGAYETVLNIPLAPGTGGAEMRAAYEA
                     QAFPRLRAFRPELIIISAGFDAHQDDPLANLNWSTGDFAWITAELCKIADDVCDGRIVS
                     TLEGGYDLNALAEATRAHVEELIKAAR"
     gene            8949..9875
                     /locus_tag="BJ7_03539"
                     /gene="hdaH"
     CDS             9872..10114
                     /gene="xseB"
                     /locus_tag="BJ7_03540"
                     /EC_number="3.1.11.6"
                     /inference="ab initio prediction:Prodigal:002006"
                     /inference="protein motif:HAMAP:MF_00337"
                     /codon_start=1
                     /transl_table=11
                     /product="Exodeoxyribonuclease 7 small subunit"
                     /translation="MTDTPVEQMTFEQAMKELEAVVGQLERGDVALDQSIALYERGAAL
                     KKRCEDELKRAEEKVAAITLDADGQPTGTTPVEGQ"
     gene            9872..10114
                     /locus_tag="BJ7_03540"
                     /gene="xseB"
     CDS             10115..10981
                     /locus_tag="BJ7_03541"
                     /EC_number="2.5.1.10"
                     /inference="ab initio prediction:Prodigal:002006"
                     /inference="similar to AA sequence:UniProtKB:Q08291"
                     /codon_start=1
                     /transl_table=11
                     /product="Farnesyl diphosphate synthase"
                     /translation="MFREKLAQDATLIQSHFDLVLSALDDLDVTRAMAYATEGGKRLRG
                     FLVLESARLLGVDTARAIWPATGIEALHAYSLVHDDLPCMDDDDLRRGRPTVHVKWDEG
                     TAVLAGDALQTLAFELCTRPEVGNAEIRAELALTLAKASGAQGMVLGQALDIAAETAAE
                     PLTLDEITHLQAGKTGALIEWSACAGARLAQADPTQLRQYAQALGLAFQIADDILDVEG
                     DAEKAGKRLQKDAEAGKATFVSLLGLDAARSRAIELVEQACAALDEHGSAAETLKQAAR
                     FVIARDS"
     gene            10115..10981
                     /locus_tag="BJ7_03541"
     CDS             10996..12924
                     /gene="dxs_3"
                     /locus_tag="BJ7_03542"
                     /EC_number="2.2.1.7"
                     /inference="ab initio prediction:Prodigal:002006"
                     /inference="similar to AA sequence:UniProtKB:Q9KGU7"
                     /codon_start=1
                     /transl_table=11
                     /product="1-deoxy-D-xylulose-5-phosphate synthase"
                     /db_xref="COG:COG1154"
                     /translation="MSDRPNTPLLDLVSRPADLKQFSDAQLHQVAHELRAETISAVSVT
                     GGHLGAGLGVVELTTALHAVFDTPRDKIIWDVGHQCYPHKILTERRDRIRTLRTKDGLS
                     GFTKRSESAYDPFGAAHSSTSISAALGFAVARDLGGVTPEGLGDAIAVIGDGSMSAGMA
                     FEAMNNAGHLKKRLIVILNDNEMSIAPPVGALSNYLSRIYAEEPFHDLKAAAKGAVSLL
                     PEPFREGAKRAKDMLKGMAMGGTLFEELGFSYLGPIDGHDLDQLLPVLRAVKAKASGPI
                     LIHVLTKKGKGYAPAEQARDKGHATAKFDVVTGEQKKAPSNAPSYTSVFGKTLVDEAAR
                     DDKIVAVTAAMPDGTGLNLFAERYPSRCFDVAIAEQHGVTFSAALAAGGMKPFCAMYST
                     FLQRGYDQVVHDVAIQRLPVRFAIDRAGLVGADGATHAGSFDIAYMANLPGMVVMAAAD
                     EAELMHMVATAVAHDDGPIAFRYPRGEGAGVDLPERGEVLEIGKGRLIQKGARVALLSF
                     GTRLAEVQKAAEALSARGIKPTIADARFAKPLDRDLILDLAANHEALITIEEGAIGGFG
                     SHVAQLLADEGVFDEGLKYRSMVLPDIFIDQASPADMYAVAGMNAEQIEAKVLSVLGVA
                     TIGEKRA"
     gene            10996..12924
                     /locus_tag="BJ7_03542"
                     /gene="dxs_3"
     CDS             13065..13574
                     /gene="napF"
                     /locus_tag="BJ7_03543"
                     /inference="ab initio prediction:Prodigal:002006"
                     /inference="similar to AA sequence:UniProtKB:P0AAL0"
                     /codon_start=1
                     /transl_table=11
                     /product="Ferredoxin-type protein NapF"
                     /db_xref="COG:COG1145"
                     /translation="MNKLASRRAFLKGKVLREDTSAIHPPGAVNEFLELCTQCDECREA
                     CPEDIIRFDTQGWPVVQLDAGPCTFCGDCANACPTGALNPEHVADWPWRAAVSASCLSM
                     NGVSCRVCQDVCDHNAIRFRLQTGGRAEPQLDTDICTGCGACASACPAGSVSFERHTPP
                     TQEVAL"
     gene            13065..13574
                     /locus_tag="BJ7_03543"
                     /gene="napF"
     CDS             13571..13843
                     /gene="napD"
                     /locus_tag="BJ7_03544"
                     /inference="ab initio prediction:Prodigal:002006"
                     /inference="protein motif:HAMAP:MF_02200"
                     /codon_start=1
                     /transl_table=11
                     /product="Chaperone NapD"
                     /translation="MNICGCLVHVTPETTQSAQAAIAGTYGAEVHAASEDGRIVVVVED
                     TPEKMASETIMDLHQIPGVISLTLTYHHFEDLAETRPHLNASRQI"
     gene            13571..13843
                     /locus_tag="BJ7_03544"
                     /gene="napD"
     CDS             13861..16353
                     /gene="napA_3"
                     /locus_tag="BJ7_03545"
                     /EC_number="1.9.6.1"
                     /inference="ab initio prediction:Prodigal:002006"
                     /inference="similar to AA sequence:UniProtKB:P33937"
                     /codon_start=1
                     /transl_table=11
                     /product="Periplasmic nitrate reductase"
                     /db_xref="COG:COG0243"
                     /translation="MTISESRRTFLKSTAAAATASAAGLPLATGQASAQVGNLDIRWDK
                     AACRFCGTGCSVLVGTKDGRVVATQGDPDAPVNRGLNCIKGYFLSKIMYGKDRLTTPML
                     RKTNGEYDKNGEFEPVSWDEAFDVMAAKWKEALAKKGPTSVGMFGSGQWTVWEGYAAAK
                     LMKAGFRSNNIDPNARHCMASAVVGFMRTFGIDEPMGCYDDFEHADTFVLWGSNMAEMH
                     PILWSRLTDTRLTKPGSEVHVLSTYEHRSFELADNGMVFAPQTDLAILNYIANYIIQNG
                     AVNEEFVNKHVNITKTATDIGYGLRDNNPLQEEAENPNSGKMEPISFEEYAEAVSEYTL
                     EYTSELSGVPAAQLERLAQQYADPNRKVMSLWTMGFNQHTRGSWVNSLMYNVHLLVGKI
                     SEPGNSPFSLTGQPSACGTAREVGTFAHRLPADMVVANDKHREICETAWKIPAGTIPPK
                     PGFHAVLQHRKLKDGDLNAYWVQCTNNMQAAPNINEEGYPGYRNPENFIAVSDPYPTVT
                     ALSADLILPTAMWVEKEGAYGNAERRTQFWRQQVKAPGEAKSDLWQLMEFSKRFTVEEV
                     WGEELLATMPEHRGKTMYDVLFANGTIDKFPLSETAEGFDNDESEHFGYYVQKGLFEEY
                     AEFGRGHAHDLAPFETYHQARGLRWPVVDGKETLYRFREGYDPYVPEGEDVKFYGHKDG
                     KAKIIFAPYEPAPEVPDEEFNLWLCTGRVLEHWHSGSMTRRVPELHRSYPAAVVYMHPD
                     DARDRGLRRGQEIVLSTRRGEVNSRVETRGRNKVPRGLVFMPWFDEGQLTNKLTLDATC
                     PLSKETDFKKCACKVERA"
     gene            13861..16353
                     /locus_tag="BJ7_03545"
                     /gene="napA_3"
     CDS             16381..17199
                     /gene="napG"
                     /locus_tag="BJ7_03546"
                     /inference="ab initio prediction:Prodigal:002006"
                     /inference="similar to AA sequence:UniProtKB:P0AAL3"
                     /codon_start=1
                     /transl_table=11
                     /product="Ferredoxin-type protein NapG"
                     /db_xref="COG:COG1145"
                     /translation="MSRVGTPLSPQRRRFLQDSARAAGGCVAAGSLLAWLARDARALPA
                     EALRPPGALPEKDFLSACIRCGLCVRECPYDTLKLAELGVDAVATGTPYFTARDIPCEM
                     CDDIPCVAACPTGALDPGLDNIDDAKMGVAVLVDQENCLNFFGLRCDVCYRVCPVIDEA
                     ITLETEHNARSGSHAIFIPTVHADHCTGCGVCEKSCVLPEAAIKVLPARLARGSSADHY
                     RKGWEEKEAKGAPVVEGIIDLPDRLPGPGTDNLVAPGGFEPSFKLPEFTQ"
     gene            16381..17199
                     /locus_tag="BJ7_03546"
                     /gene="napG"
     CDS             17196..18107
                     /gene="napH"
                     /locus_tag="BJ7_03547"
                     /inference="ab initio prediction:Prodigal:002006"
                     /inference="similar to AA sequence:UniProtKB:P33934"
                     /codon_start=1
                     /transl_table=11
                     /product="Ferredoxin-type protein NapH"
                     /db_xref="COG:COG0348"
                     /translation="MTVRTNMPLGHEAIAAKGWLSAHKYLLLRRASQVFFLVLFLLGPW
                     FGLWIVQGTLAGSLTLGVLPLTDPFVLLQSLIAGHWPELTAAIGAVIVLATYALVGGRV
                     YCSWVCPINPVTDGAHWLHRKLGLQKGWQPKRGTRLWIMATVLVVSGLTGAIAWELVNP
                     ITMLHRGLIFGMGFVWTMVAAIFLFDLLVSRHGWCGHVCPVGAFYGLVGSKTMLRVSAA
                     NRNACDDCMDCYAVCPENHVISPALKGKDNPLILSPDCTNCGRCIDVCAEDVFKFTHRF
                     DALTVAPPESTAAPQPRASRPF"
     gene            17196..18107
                     /locus_tag="BJ7_03547"
                     /gene="napH"
     CDS             18120..18554
                     /gene="napB"
                     /locus_tag="BJ7_03548"
                     /inference="ab initio prediction:Prodigal:002006"
                     /inference="similar to AA sequence:UniProtKB:P0ABL3"
                     /codon_start=1
                     /transl_table=11
                     /product="Periplasmic nitrate reductase, electron transfer
                     subunit"
                     /db_xref="COG:COG3043"
                     /translation="MKKPILVGLALIPPLLLGGLALAQSAGVNSLRGAEVDEPAVLDQV
                     HRTVEGRMQRNYRQQPPLIPHSIEQYQIDLRTNQCLSCHDWTKAGERNAPTLSMTHYLD
                     REGRELDQIAGTRYFCNQCHVPQADALPLVDNTFEPSSGN"
     gene            18120..18554
                     /locus_tag="BJ7_03548"
                     /gene="napB"
     CDS             18581..19285
                     /gene="napC"
                     /locus_tag="BJ7_03549"
                     /inference="ab initio prediction:Prodigal:002006"
                     /inference="similar to AA sequence:UniProtKB:P0ABL5"
                     /codon_start=1
                     /transl_table=11
                     /product="Cytochrome c-type protein NapC"
                     /db_xref="COG:COG3005"
                     /translation="MSDSQEKQGLIRRLWTWFWSPIAVLSVGFTLLAGFLAGILFWGGF
                     HWALELTNTEEFCVSCHTMETNLGEYRETVHYNNDSGVRAICSDCHVPDEWNHKIKAKI
                     MAVKDVYHELAGTISTKEKYEDHRLSMASAVWKKMKESDSRECRNCHNFDYMDFTLQET
                     RAASEHQRAIDTGMTCIDCHQGIAHSLPPNYLETYEKIAKEVDGEVLQEHAAASGDDIR
                     AFLNKSSEQGGD"
     gene            18581..19285
                     /locus_tag="BJ7_03549"
                     /gene="napC"
     CDS             19287..19544
                     /locus_tag="BJ7_03550"
                     /inference="ab initio prediction:Prodigal:002006"
                     /codon_start=1
                     /transl_table=11
                     /product="hypothetical protein"
                     /translation="MLEILGTIGGNVLGLPGILGLALGMMTRQYWLGALMGGLVGLIAP
                     LLFAGWQISHVGTIALLIAIIVGLCAGSLGTAIRRKGATV"
     gene            19287..19544
                     /locus_tag="BJ7_03550"
     CDS             complement(19578..20369)
                     /locus_tag="BJ7_03551"
                     /inference="ab initio prediction:Prodigal:002006"
                     /codon_start=1
                     /transl_table=11
                     /product="hypothetical protein"
                     /translation="MVHNCRLWHSVEQGWTDRAHAPAGNNRGILLSHEAQKAIARQSLL
                     LRSLPEQHVETLLSHAIWRQYDRGETIFLQEEKAQAIHVVLEGWVKLFRMTPTGAEAVV
                     SVFKRGDSFGEAVALRNVPYPVSAEAVSACDVMHIPSPILISLMREDPEIGISILAATF
                     THLHSLVAQLEQLKAQTGAQRVAEFLLNLCDSDKGGCEVLLPYDKMLIAGRLGMKPESL
                     SRAFSRLKAVGVKINRNHAEISDIARLRDYAESDPAENWGR"
     gene            complement(19578..20369)
                     /locus_tag="BJ7_03551"
     CDS             20465..21688
                     /gene="hemA_2"
                     /locus_tag="BJ7_03552"
                     /EC_number="2.3.1.37"
                     /inference="ab initio prediction:Prodigal:002006"
                     /inference="similar to AA sequence:UniProtKB:P18079"
                     /codon_start=1
                     /transl_table=11
                     /product="5-aminolevulinate synthase"
                     /db_xref="COG:COG0156"
                     /translation="MDYERYFSQSLSDLRDEGNYRVFIDLQRRCGSFPNACQTDGSVQR
                     NVRIWCSNDYLGMGQHPSVIDAMHDALDRCGAGAGGTRNISGTTHDHVLLEAELADLHG
                     KEAALLFTSGYVSNWAALGTLAAKIPGLIVFSDALNHASMIEGIRHSRAQKVIWKHNDL
                     DDLEAKLAAADPDAPKMIAFESVYSMDGDIAPIKEICDLADKYGAMTYLDEVHAVGLYG
                     PRGGGIAEREGLMDRLTVIEGTLGKAFGVVGGYIAASAALCDFVRSFASGFIFTTALPP
                     SIAAGAAASIRHLKQSNAERDLQKARVSQVRARLDAEGIPHIPNPSHIIPVMVGDPVKC
                     KFISDTLLEEFGIYIQPINYPTVPKGTERLRITPSPVHTDEDIEHLVGALSTLWQRCQI
                     ARMPMAAQ"
     gene            20465..21688
                     /locus_tag="BJ7_03552"
                     /gene="hemA_2"
     CDS             complement(21749..22036)
                     /locus_tag="BJ7_03553"
                     /inference="ab initio prediction:Prodigal:002006"
                     /codon_start=1
                     /transl_table=11
                     /product="hypothetical protein"
                     /translation="MPAAPSFPKYWRRALHSSLTRAWLTLLVLSVASALLTVLPIPPAV
                     LAGCILVLALAKCRVILACYLDLVNSPAWLRGFTMVLTGFAIIVFALYLI"
     gene            complement(21749..22036)
                     /locus_tag="BJ7_03553"
     CDS             complement(22042..22590)
                     /gene="ctaE_2"
                     /locus_tag="BJ7_03554"
                     /EC_number="1.9.3.1"
                     /inference="ab initio prediction:Prodigal:002006"
                     /inference="similar to AA sequence:UniProtKB:Q9AEL8"
                     /codon_start=1
                     /transl_table=11
                     /product="Cytochrome c oxidase subunit 3"
                     /db_xref="COG:COG1845"
                     /translation="MSDASLIDELPGELLMWVLIISELLVFGAGLIAFMGVRLTDPTGF
                     AEAQSHLYRTGAALNTVVLVTSGYLAAQALQWRKIARRGVARMALITAAVLGVVFLIIK
                     GAEYAGKAAHGITYETHPFFLFYYLLTGFHAAHVLAGVGILLLVAWRDDPRNIEAGAQF
                     WHMVDLVWIMLFPVIYLLG"
     gene            complement(22042..22590)
                     /locus_tag="BJ7_03554"
                     /gene="ctaE_2"
     CDS             complement(22587..24509)
                     /locus_tag="BJ7_03555"
                     /inference="ab initio prediction:Prodigal:002006"
                     /codon_start=1
                     /transl_table=11
                     /product="hypothetical protein"
                     /translation="MVRIDFEPWEPEETIGKLWHTLASRLDAPEVHDGAAVDLSEVAGR
                     LAVLFRGLGGSPGVELRPVSPEISRHRLGWRRRLATEAEMMPRASFDGEVLRLPDRLAV
                     FPAREANGALYVWLAAAAAHAGTRIDEDDPLRADLHALVAARQMVEAALHNAPGLRPLY
                     TELCKGVLYQRDISGLPPVEAAVEELVRHMLGDPAPLSPKAEHLLALDDDLTAPRSYQH
                     FRPVPLWPELRPVGFSEHNEVENPETEGPPEESGEKTHRARRRKSDQANRSDSFILHKF
                     EAILSWAEFLNINRRIDDDDPDNAKKAADDQEEIGLGQISKAPPTKLKLHLDLAPEDVN
                     RERLSGRVLYPEWDVRIGQYLPDHVNVLTSDAEIREDAAEFGKDPATARRIRAVKRQFE
                     ALRPGRVMTRGHLDGDQLDIEAAVRAQVDRCANGEGTERIWMQSRPEARDLAVSILLDV
                     SRSTESAVTGRAVIDIEREALAALAWGLNACGDDFAIHAFSSLKRQRVYVQRCKRFDEP
                     MGSLVEQRIASLRPGHYTRLGAAIRHCSADLASQSRKRRLLLIITDGKPNDLDHYEGRH
                     GIEDTCMAVREARRAGQSVFGVTIDKTGKSWFPRMFGQGGFAVIPDPHRLIMALPQIYR
                     QLVGA"
     gene            complement(22587..24509)
                     /locus_tag="BJ7_03555"
     CDS             complement(24519..25328)
                     /gene="nirQ"
                     /locus_tag="BJ7_03556"
                     /inference="ab initio prediction:Prodigal:002006"
                     /inference="similar to AA sequence:UniProtKB:Q02441"
                     /codon_start=1
                     /transl_table=11
                     /product="Denitrification regulatory protein NirQ"
                     /db_xref="COG:COG0714"
                     /translation="MDGSMKLNEGAANAPFYLAQSDECDVFTAAYNNDLPVLLKGPTGC
                     GKTRFVAHMAAKLGRPLYTVACHDDLAAADLIGRYLLKGGETVWVDGPLTRAVREGAIC
                     YLDEVVEARKDVTVVLHPLTDDRRILPIDRTGEELEAAPGFMLVASYNPGYQNILKTLK
                     PSTRQRFLSLEFDFPSPEMEAEVVAQESGLPLERCKPLVRLAGKLRGLKGQDLEEGVST
                     RLVVYAATLIAQGMSTDRAILAAMIEPLTDDEDIKRGLLDLVTAVFG"
     gene            complement(24519..25328)
                     /locus_tag="BJ7_03556"
                     /gene="nirQ"
     CDS             complement(25334..26701)
                     /gene="norB"
                     /locus_tag="BJ7_03557"
                     /EC_number="1.7.2.5"
                     /inference="ab initio prediction:Prodigal:002006"
                     /inference="similar to AA sequence:UniProtKB:P98008"
                     /codon_start=1
                     /transl_table=11
                     /product="Nitric oxide reductase subunit B"
                     /translation="MKYESQKIAYAYFAVAMALFAVQVIGGLLAGFIYVFPNFLSELLP
                     FNIVRMLHTNSLIVWLLLGFFGAAYFLIPEETEREIHSTKLAYLQLIILVVGTLGVVVT
                     YVFNLFEGNWLLGKEGREFLEQPKWVKAGIVVAALMFLYNVSLTVLKGKKTAISSILVL
                     GLWGLALLFLFAFYNPGNLSLDKQYWWYVVHLWVEGVWELIMASILAYLMLKLTGVDRE
                     VVEKWLYVIVAAALFSGILGTGHHYYWIGTPGYWQWIGSIFSSLEVIPFFAMMAFAFVM
                     VWKGRRDHPNKAALLWSLGCATLAFFGAGVWGFLHTLHGVNYYTHGTQITAAHGHLAFY
                     GAYVCLNLAIFSYAMPILKNRDPYNQVLNMGSFWLMTSGMVFMTFVLTFGGTVQTHMQR
                     VVGDYFMDVQDQIAIFYWMRLGSGVVVVLGALLFIYSIWVPRKEVIEPGASETPAE"
     gene            complement(25334..26701)
                     /locus_tag="BJ7_03557"
                     /gene="norB"
     CDS             complement(26718..27167)
                     /gene="norC"
                     /locus_tag="BJ7_03558"
                     /inference="ab initio prediction:Prodigal:002006"
                     /inference="similar to AA sequence:UniProtKB:Q52527"
                     /codon_start=1
                     /transl_table=11
                     /product="Nitric oxide reductase subunit C"
                     /db_xref="COG:COG2010"
                     /translation="MREVMTKSMARNIFYGGSLFFILIFLALSAHSHWYIVNSENSAKL
                     DDSVVRGKHVWEKHACINCHTILGEGAYYAPEVGNVMTRWGVLDDPESAFEALKGWMEA
                     QPTGIPGRRQMPNFNLSDEEIRDLTNFLIWTDNIDAQGWPPNEAG"
     gene            complement(26718..27167)
                     /locus_tag="BJ7_03558"
                     /gene="norC"
     CDS             27440..28552
                     /locus_tag="BJ7_03559"
                     /inference="ab initio prediction:Prodigal:002006"
                     /codon_start=1
                     /transl_table=11
                     /product="hypothetical protein"
                     /translation="MANYSYIGYAPGVITVNTIGPDTITLDASYDPATDRRVFNVEDEA
                     GGFIRNGFGPPVPDTGDVFNGDRFNNENGDDDTQTGTVTNLDGSTTFLSGDIYLEESYI
                     LTNPSGGTITVYLVEVEGTNAGYITSEPLDPGVTYSMSVVNVTPSNAPDTTDPGSIVDV
                     PCFSAGTLIATPDGDVAIETLSAGDKVVTLDHGPQPIRWIGARALDRSEFALNPKLRPI
                     RIAAGSLGSNLPRRDLLVSPQHRMLIRSSIAVRMFDSEEVLVPAHKLVGIPGITVDETS
                     QGVVYFHILFDRHEIVLAEGAPSESLFTGKQALKGIQPEALAEIVALFPELALPDHQPI
                     AARQIPKRGRQIHTLLQRHIKNDRALLRPS"
     gene            27440..28552
                     /locus_tag="BJ7_03559"
     CDS             complement(28568..29758)
                     /locus_tag="BJ7_03560"
                     /inference="ab initio prediction:Prodigal:002006"
                     /codon_start=1
                     /transl_table=11
                     /product="hypothetical protein"
                     /translation="MSAVIARVLGEGFRIFFLSAGLFGLFAGGAWGFWLMTQTGLVGYE
                     DPTYSMSPPMWHAHEMIFGYATAALGGFFLTAVPNWTGTPEARARFIMLAAGLWLAGRV
                     AMWFSGALPPVLVAVFDLVFVPILAAKIATQLIRRPKPQNMVFLLLLSAIWIANLLTHL
                     EWIGVTNDTLDIGLRAGLLTLCSLIAILGGRITPAFTRNAMKRAGEPESNWPISVGAFD
                     KAAMGLALSLPLSLLVFGIGPVSGATALMLGVAQILRMARWRARWALRQPILIALHLGL
                     GMLALGLILWGLAVQGFGSEIGALHVLGIGCVGGMTLAVMSRAALGHSGRALVAPPPMA
                     IAYGLMAAAAVLRWVGSAFDQGYLVAMLTSDGLWICAIVLYLVAMWPALTGPRLAA"
     gene            complement(28568..29758)
                     /locus_tag="BJ7_03560"
     CDS             30001..31677
                     /gene="nirS_1"
                     /locus_tag="BJ7_03561"
                     /EC_number="1.7.2.1"
                     /inference="ab initio prediction:Prodigal:002006"
                     /inference="similar to AA sequence:UniProtKB:P24040"
                     /codon_start=1
                     /transl_table=11
                     /product="Nitrite reductase"
                     /translation="MSLGISYNRTGRALGVGLAMLLGSVAAPVFAEEPTLSKEAFESSK
                     QLYFERCAGCHGVLRKGATGKSLEPLVETKNDDGTVTESGTLKLGQERLEKIIAWGTEG
                     GMNNFSDVMSEEEIRDMATYIQMEPPQPPEMSLEQMMATRKVYVEPEDYPTEPLHGRNW
                     ENFFVVIERDVGKVAVIDGDTKEVLAHIPTGYAVHVLKASEHHKLEEPENPGRFWYTMG
                     RDGKMTKIDLWQKPENMLVAEVTIGYDARDVAVSGDGKYVIGGAYWPPHFAIVDAETME
                     PKKVVSTRGYNVDGDYVEEARVAAIYTTPNEPTWIVAVKELGQLWQVDYSDLDNLRIDK
                     IDSAKFLHDGFFDPTGRYFQIAANASNKMVVVDTETHKLEAMIDTAPLPHPGPGANWDD
                     PNCGPVAGTTHLGEGTVTVWGNDPEGRPDDAWKVCYEVETDGPGLFIRTHPNSDYIWAD
                     QTKHPEPEIQQSVQVIDKATGEIVKTIQITEEEGNVAVHFEFNQDGSEVWVSKWNRSTS
                     KEPNGEIVIFDAKTLEEIGRVKGLFAPTGKFNVYNRSNHVT"
     gene            30001..31677
                     /locus_tag="BJ7_03561"
                     /gene="nirS_1"
     CDS             31803..33587
                     /locus_tag="BJ7_03562"
                     /inference="ab initio prediction:Prodigal:002006"
                     /codon_start=1
                     /transl_table=11
                     /product="hypothetical protein"
                     /translation="MTSEPEKKKPIWRRYFLWGMPVAGIAAAFAAGIIFWGGFNTAMEA
                     TNTKEFCVSCHEMRDFVYEEYTGTIHDVNRSGVGAVCSDCHVPKDWTHKIIRKIKASKE
                     LYGKVVGTINTREKFEAKRVHLAMNEWERMKSTDSRECRNCHDFESMMPEFQKPRARQQ
                     HLNAMTVGQTCIDCHKGIAHSDARDRADEEYLEKLEAPNPDFIREIPAEYLASLERIEA
                     KEAADAEAEKAARVAQQEAVQAQIAAAVDAAVAEERAKASGEEAAAPAGGGSDVGTNID
                     WAAVPGADMKLFYPGQASFEWVQNGRSHGGARPLTKGGDKCTTCHAAELDAIGNKIVAG
                     GDLEPTPIPGKRGVIDATVQAAHDDETLYIRLQWPDAGHNPAPFVDGGKMDPDNQIKVA
                     MMITGTGIELGDQVGCWASCHADNSYMPFDPGAEAIAANGDVSGRLSTQDTVTKYISES
                     RTEVEIKGRRGKALGGWDKLQAADQIEQYLADGTYLDLMRVYADGSATNGYLLEQRVVN
                     DGEIAASASLDAGMWTVVFTRPLNSGAAGDVPLEAGQTYTVGFAIHDDFAAARFHHVTL
                     DTSLALDDDNAFINVVKQ"
     gene            31803..33587
                     /locus_tag="BJ7_03562"
     CDS             33642..34043
                     /gene="petE"
                     /locus_tag="BJ7_03563"
                     /inference="ab initio prediction:Prodigal:002006"
                     /inference="protein motif:HAMAP:MF_00566"
                     /codon_start=1
                     /transl_table=11
                     /product="Plastocyanin"
                     /translation="MKPQHLLPALLLLAAPAWAEDTAALCAEAEERYVELFGQPSSAVE
                     DADVVLMYKYTFCPAELTVKPGTTVRWVNVDKRTSHSVLLKDGSEPESDRLFPEETVDL
                     TFLTPGPQDYLCGPHWETQNMIGMITVEP"
     gene            33642..34043
                     /locus_tag="BJ7_03563"
                     /gene="petE"
     CDS             34233..34994
                     /gene="sumT_2"
                     /locus_tag="BJ7_03564"
                     /EC_number="2.1.1.107"
                     /inference="ab initio prediction:Prodigal:002006"
                     /inference="similar to AA sequence:UniProtKB:O34744"
                     /codon_start=1
                     /transl_table=11
                     /product="Uroporphyrinogen-III C-methyltransferase"
                     /db_xref="COG:COG0007"
                     /translation="MSGKVFLIGAGPGDPELMTLRALRMLQEADVVVYDRLVSADILNL
                     HADGARLIPVGKAPKCHTVPQDRINEILVEEASAGHTVARLKGGDPMIFGRGSEEAAHL
                     MANGIPVEYAPGITAAQGASCSTGVPLTHRGLATSVQYVTGHRQADKVLDLDWKRLADP
                     DSTLVVYMGVANIGQIAMGLMTENLPGSTPVLAVGKATTPDERRMVSRLDRLAADVRKA
                     GLKAPTLFIIGKVVSLYAERPVADLLEQAHG"
     gene            34233..34994
                     /locus_tag="BJ7_03564"
                     /gene="sumT_2"
     CDS             34987..35358
                     /locus_tag="BJ7_03565"
                     /inference="ab initio prediction:Prodigal:002006"
                     /codon_start=1
                     /transl_table=11
                     /product="hypothetical protein"
                     /translation="MAKFGSRRPAQQPAVRGRKGWAARAVLTSAVLVATTAFAADTLDP
                     NALKRLVHQDCGSCHGLSLKGGLGPDLRSETLEHYDADVLTGVILDGIPDTAMPPWRPL
                     ISEEEAEWIARYLLAQEAQ"
     gene            34987..35358
                     /locus_tag="BJ7_03565"
     CDS             35355..36500
                     /locus_tag="BJ7_03566"
                     /inference="ab initio prediction:Prodigal:002006"
                     /codon_start=1
                     /transl_table=11
                     /product="hypothetical protein"
                     /translation="MKQLILTLAATLMMTTAQAEPTATGDLGLVIERAKGSVLLVDQSD
                     RAALARIEGLGDLSHASLVYSPDERFAYVFGRDGGLTKVDIVTRQIVNRVVQAGNAIGG
                     AISDDGELVAVSNYEPGGVRVFDADTLEMVADIPTDSKTIGLVDAPGRRFVFTMWDTGE
                     TWIADFSNGAPAITKIPDIGKNPYDALITANGRTYITGLFGEDGLTALDLWAETPEPIR
                     VLPNYGRGQEEMPVYKMPHLEGWALTGREFVLPAVGHHEVLWIDADTLTETGRTQTHGQ
                     PVFAMARPDGRQVWVNFAHPLNDTIQVIDSVTKEIIHEFKPGPAVLHMEFTPRGHEVWI
                     SVRDANKVMVYDTQTFEKLREIDADRPSGIFFTARAHRMGL"
     gene            35355..36500
                     /locus_tag="BJ7_03566"
     CDS             36502..37491
                     /locus_tag="BJ7_03567"
                     /inference="ab initio prediction:Prodigal:002006"
                     /codon_start=1
                     /transl_table=11
                     /product="hypothetical protein"
                     /translation="MQHITDPIDRRLLDEFQRDFPITERPFQVLASLLGLDEAEVIDRL
                     TRMQATGRITRVGATIAPGAVSASTLAAVAAPEHRLEEIAALIDAEPGVNHNYQREDDW
                     NLWFVATGPDRTHVDDTLARISQRSGLRVLDLRLVRPFNVDLGFRMSGKTRNVPGLRKV
                     DRSAMQPGDRELLQALSSGLTLTEIPYAALAQTLGRDDSNVMGRIEALQTAGIISRLGV
                     IVRHRALGWSANAMVVWDMPPEQVDTAGPALAAYPGVTLCYERNPVKDVWPYRLYSMIH
                     ARSRPEAMEVLAAAAALPELAGARNKVLFSTRCFKQTGALIQPKEAAA"
     gene            36502..37491
                     /locus_tag="BJ7_03567"
     CDS             37488..37937
                     /locus_tag="BJ7_03568"
                     /inference="ab initio prediction:Prodigal:002006"
                     /codon_start=1
                     /transl_table=11
                     /product="hypothetical protein"
                     /translation="MTMDATDRVILNRMQDDLPLTAHPFASVAQELGIPEDELLTRLAR
                     MKEQRIITRFGPFFDAAAMGGAFCLCAMAVPEDEFETVLTKVNAHAEVAHNYERTHRLN
                     MWFVLATETPEGIEAAADAIERETGIEVLRFPKLQEFFIGFRVAA"
     gene            37488..37937
                     /locus_tag="BJ7_03568"
     CDS             37934..38416
                     /locus_tag="BJ7_03569"
                     /inference="ab initio prediction:Prodigal:002006"
                     /codon_start=1
                     /transl_table=11
                     /product="hypothetical protein"
                     /translation="MIDVQDREIIEALQSGLPLVPAPYAAVAEKLGLDEDALLYRLAEL
                     KSHGVIRRIAAAPNHYKLGMTANGMTVWDVDDSQIAELGTQIGALPFVTHCYERPRALP
                     DWPYNLFAMVHGSDRDEVEEKRAEITAILGEACRAKDILYSTRILKKTGLRLKKKG"
     gene            37934..38416
                     /locus_tag="BJ7_03569"
     CDS             38420..39634
                     /gene="pqqE"
                     /locus_tag="BJ7_03570"
                     /EC_number="1.21.98.4"
                     /inference="ab initio prediction:Prodigal:002006"
                     /inference="protein motif:HAMAP:MF_00660"
                     /codon_start=1
                     /transl_table=11
                     /product="PqqA peptide cyclase"
                     /translation="MFRLTEYMQQLVKPTPVRRRRPGPVKPVVIWNLTRRCNLKCRHCY
                     TVSADVAFPGELSHEQAMVTLEDLGQFRVPALILSGGEPLDRFDFFDIAKRARDLVPML
                     ALSTNGTRIYDETADMIADVGFNYVGISLDGIGATNDWFRGVEGAFADALRGVRECKKR
                     GIKVGLRFCLTEGTQHHLPDLLQLCDDEGVDKFYLSHLVYAGRGDKNRGEDAEHLRTRK
                     GLDLLLERAWEAVSGGRPLDIVTGNNDADAGYFLNWVRTHFDDDKAAHVREHLAAWGGN
                     SSGLGVANIDNLGRVHPDTYWSDYTVGNVKTKSFSELWTSDDPMLAMLRTRPRPLKGRC
                     GACQLKDVCGGNTRIRALQLTGDPWAEDPACYLSNEEIGVQGAGERLQVTPFRGKSHDP
                     AHQFF"
     gene            38420..39634
                     /locus_tag="BJ7_03570"
                     /gene="pqqE"
     CDS             39609..41162
                     /gene="nirS_2"
                     /locus_tag="BJ7_03571"
                     /EC_number="1.7.2.1"
                     /inference="ab initio prediction:Prodigal:002006"
                     /inference="similar to AA sequence:UniProtKB:P24474"
                     /codon_start=1
                     /transl_table=11
                     /product="Nitrite reductase"
                     /db_xref="COG:COG2010"
                     /translation="MIRRINSFDTLKIGTFCSLLLTGAAWADAPSDYAEFCASCHGENR
                     LGGVGPALIPETLKRMRGPRVAAVIAEGRTATQMPAFSHELDALQIEELAGWLKSPLET
                     DPEWGEADIMASRTLDDEYVSVDAPVWDSDPMNITLVVETGDHHVSVLDGDTFEVLDRF
                     ETPFAVHGGPKFSPDGRYVFIMSRDGWVQKYDIWALKQVGRVRAGLNSRNIAMSGDGKW
                     VAVANYLPNSLTLLSTEDLSVAKVIEVKSKKGVPSRVSAVYQAPPRESFVLALKDVPEI
                     WEVFYGANPPQSGIGHDFRIEGQFKNPDPFPVRKITTPDYLDDFFFDQSYEYVMGASRD
                     GKGGQVIDLVIGHKIADLDLPGMPHLGSGITWQQGDTTVMATPHLTDGTVSVIDMGTWE
                     TVKRIKTEGPGFFMRSHENSPYVWADVFFGPNKDAMHVIDKQSLEIVKTLRPAPGKTVA
                     HVEFTKDGSHALVSIWEDDGAVIVYDAQTLEEVRRLPMRKPSGKYNVWNKITFSEGTSH
                     "
     gene            39609..41162
                     /locus_tag="BJ7_03571"
                     /gene="nirS_2"
     CDS             41119..41382
                     /locus_tag="BJ7_03572"
                     /inference="ab initio prediction:Prodigal:002006"
                     /codon_start=1
                     /transl_table=11
                     /product="hypothetical protein"
                     /translation="MSGTKSPSRKAPATEGKWPVWKLAILLYPATALTVAINLFLAGLI
                     LHSAGFGAIEPVPAILWSIPLGVPASWLAGRWVRGLMDEADD"
     gene            41119..41382
                     /locus_tag="BJ7_03572"
     CDS             41485..41949
                     /locus_tag="BJ7_03573"
                     /inference="ab initio prediction:Prodigal:002006"
                     /codon_start=1
                     /transl_table=11
                     /product="hypothetical protein"
                     /translation="MPALIPLHNLPVRATRAACGLAGIFLLLLQAFGPVLASPGESVWM
                     EICSEGGAVWVEVDLEEDTEDPTAYCPKCADCALCAVTSAAPAPELVQIPQIGNFRVVQ
                     LQNSKSSMLYKSHKLWPETRGPPRPTQETAERALRASMASTLSIGGAPWS"
     gene            41485..41949
                     /locus_tag="BJ7_03573"
     CDS             41940..44117
                     /locus_tag="BJ7_03574"
                     /inference="ab initio prediction:Prodigal:002006"
                     /codon_start=1
                     /transl_table=11
                     /product="hypothetical protein"
                     /translation="MVVSRAIHIVLALALSCLMAISAHADSLASFLPEIEPADLAPGAD
                     AIGPVRDDVPVAPVLKAGETVAWAFLTSDFVGTTGYSGKPIHVVAAIDDQAVLTGVQLV
                     KHSEPIVLIGIPNARMVELTEGYAGLDLKVEAETGGEGHDLDIISGATVTIMVIDDSLV
                     RGGIKVARALGLGGLSPLQADGPKREVDLAQDAVYDWTTLSGNGSVRRLTLDIGQVNAA
                     FEATGDQRAIKRPEPGEPDDTYIDMHMALVSVPSIGKSLLGEAEYQNMVDWLDEGEQAI
                     LVLGRGAYSFKGSGYVRGGIFDRIQLIQGDNSVRFFDKQQRRLGKVAAPDAPSFTELDI
                     FKIPAEAEFDPAEPFRLQLLAQRAVGAVEKTFLTFDLGYKLPEQYLLPVAAPVVVDDAT
                     GEAAAKAALWKRIWKDRTVEIGVLGVMLLVLTATFFFQFHATMNARVFYWFRIGYLTMT
                     LFFIGWYANAQLSVVNLMALAGSLRTGFSWDAFLLDPLVFIQWFAVAAALLFWGRGAYC
                     GWLCPFGALQELTNKIARAFKVPQWTLPWGLNERLWPAKYMIFLVLFGISFVSIPLAET
                     YAEVEPFKTAIILKFMRDWPFVVFALTLLGIGLFIERFYCRYLCPLGGALAIPARIRMF
                     DWLRRYKDCGTPCQTCANECPVQAIHPTGEINPNECVTCLHCQVLYQSEDKCPVVIRQL
                     KRRAKTGSVQPKTPLGQPPANHPNAKPQTVS"
     gene            41940..44117
                     /locus_tag="BJ7_03574"
     CDS             44133..46040
                     /gene="nosZ"
                     /locus_tag="BJ7_03575"
                     /EC_number="1.7.2.4"
                     /inference="ab initio prediction:Prodigal:002006"
                     /inference="similar to AA sequence:UniProtKB:P94127"
                     /codon_start=1
                     /transl_table=11
                     /product="Nitrous-oxide reductase"
                     /translation="MSEHDKKLNVTRRGLLGASATGAVLAGTGLGSTLMTAKEASAAAN
                     AALEPGELDEYYGFWSSGQTGEVRILGVPSMRELMRIPVFNRCSATGWGQTNESLKILT
                     EGLLPETKQYLAANGKVTYDNGDLHHPHMSFTDGTYDGRYLFMNDKANTRVARIRCDVM
                     KCDKIIEIPNAHDIHGLRPQKYPRTGYIFANGEHEAPLVNDGEILDDPSQYVNIFTAID
                     GDTMEIAWQVMVSGNLDNTDCDYQGKYAFSTSYNSEMGMNLAEMTENELDHVVVFNLKG
                     IEDAIAAGNYQELNGVKVVDGRKEAGGNLTRYIPIPNSPHGVNAAPDKKHIMINGKLSP
                     TVSVIDVEKVDALFADNADPRSAIVAEPQLGLGPLHTAFDGKGNAYTTLFLDSQVVKWD
                     IAKAIEAYSGADVDPILDKVDVHYQPGHNSTSMGETAEADGKWLISMNKFSKDRFLNVG
                     PLKPENEQLIDISGDKMKVVHDGPTFAEPHDSILVHRSKVNPVNVWDRNDPMWEDARKQ
                     AEADGVDLEEGAEEPIRDGNKVRVYMTSTAPVFSLEKFTVKQGDEVTLYVTNLDDVDDV
                     THGLCLSNFGIAMEVAPQATASVTFIADRPGVHWFYCQWFCHALHMEMRGRMFVEPRSA
                     "
     gene            44133..46040
                     /locus_tag="BJ7_03575"
                     /gene="nosZ"
     CDS             46043..47299
                     /gene="nosD"
                     /locus_tag="BJ7_03576"
                     /inference="ab initio prediction:Prodigal:002006"
                     /inference="similar to AA sequence:UniProtKB:P19843"
                     /codon_start=1
                     /transl_table=11
                     /product="putative ABC transporter binding protein NosD"
                     /translation="MRWSLLIPLLLGSPLWAADWDVPNRAGAINEILAQAADGDTLRLS
                     PGVYAERLVLDRPITIDGLGQATIDGQGQGSVITVTGPGVTVRGLTVIGSGSDHDGIDS
                     GIQLTKTAHAPVVEDNVLLGNLYGVDIHGAKDSIVRRNRIEGRQDQRMNERGNGVYVWN
                     APGAVVEDNDIRYGRDGIFVNSSKKNTFTGNLFRDLRFAVHYMYADNSVVSDNVSIGND
                     LGYAVMFTTNVTVANNVSIGDREHGVMLNYANKSTITGNVVKGAKEKCTFLYNSNKNEF
                     TDNWFEGCGIGIHFTAGSERNRIVGNSFIGNRTQVKYVSTKWVEWSEDGRGNYWSDFAA
                     YDVDGNGIADAPYRPNDSMDHVLWTQPSAKLLLGSPAVQLVRWSQSAFPALLPGGVMDS
                     NPLMQAPEPPAMKKVPHDG"
     gene            46043..47299
                     /locus_tag="BJ7_03576"
                     /gene="nosD"
     CDS             47289..48182
                     /gene="nosF"
                     /locus_tag="BJ7_03577"
                     /inference="ab initio prediction:Prodigal:002006"
                     /inference="similar to AA sequence:UniProtKB:P19844"
                     /codon_start=1
                     /transl_table=11
                     /product="putative ABC transporter ATP-binding protein
                     NosF"
                     /db_xref="COG:COG1131"
                     /translation="MTDKALSIDHVLKDRGKTRVLDDITLSLAPGQRVALLGHNGAGKS
                     TLIKSILGLTPIHGGAIRIGDATPGSAQARRETAYLPEAVSFHPALTGREQLTLFAQLS
                     GAKADVLGLLERVGLSDALDRRIGTYSKGMRQRLGLAQVLLGQPKVALLDEPTSGLDPI
                     SRQDLYAIIDELAAQGTAVLIASHALTEVEARTDRIAIMRKGRMVADDTLNNLSALAGL
                     PIRLKVRASANPDVLAAELGGNRINGASVELLCAPEDKMEALRRIAGLGDAVADVEMTP
                     PKLEDLYRHYAQEDLQ"
     gene            47289..48182
                     /locus_tag="BJ7_03577"
                     /gene="nosF"
     CDS             48179..49000
                     /gene="nosY"
                     /locus_tag="BJ7_03578"
                     /inference="ab initio prediction:Prodigal:002006"
                     /inference="similar to AA sequence:UniProtKB:P19845"
                     /codon_start=1
                     /transl_table=11
                     /product="putative ABC transporter permease protein NosY"
                     /db_xref="COG:COG1277"
                     /translation="MTRFLAITRTEMLILRRNRWLLVATLIMVLFALALTFAGSAPTGT
                     LGVDMLTVSVASMTTLSVYLAPLLALMIAFDAIAGDVDRGSLSLLLSYPAGRGEILLGK
                     FTAHLAALAFAMTIGFGTAGAVAAFFGGAGPESLMALVRLILTSILLGAVFLALGYLLS
                     ALAKGATAAAGLSAGLWLVFVVLYDLGLLGAVVMDKGGTFTQSVFPWVMVANPADAFRL
                     WNIAATEGVAIASGMTGAAQALPVWAAPASLLIWPVLGFALARLAFRRVEP"
     gene            48179..49000
                     /locus_tag="BJ7_03578"
                     /gene="nosY"
     CDS             48997..49512
                     /gene="nosL"
                     /locus_tag="BJ7_03579"
                     /inference="ab initio prediction:Prodigal:002006"
                     /inference="similar to AA sequence:UniProtKB:O68481"
                     /codon_start=1
                     /transl_table=11
                     /product="Copper-binding lipoprotein NosL"
                     /translation="MRYLALIALVALTACKEEVAEAPDPVDLTPDALSYFCQMNIAEHG
                     GPKGQIHLEGYPAPLFFAQVRDMLAYLKSPERDAKITAAYVSDMSVAPSWRQPGISNWI
                     AADGATFVVGADVAGGMGAREVVPFGDPAAAVAFIAEYGGAALPLSDIPDAEVLGPVDL
                     NLALETPA"
     gene            48997..49512
                     /locus_tag="BJ7_03579"
                     /gene="nosL"
     CDS             49509..50405
                     /locus_tag="BJ7_03580"
                     /inference="ab initio prediction:Prodigal:002006"
                     /codon_start=1
                     /transl_table=11
                     /product="hypothetical protein"
                     /translation="MTLLTRRRFLAISAACAAVPAAAGNVAQWRGIALGAPASLRLEGS
                     TDAQAAPIFAAVEAELNRLEDIFSLYRTHSQISQLNRIGHLVTPAPELLEVLSLCSTLH
                     DASGGVFDPTIQPLWLALASGAAGSQVERARQTIGWDKVHVSAGEIRLPHPGRSAITLN
                     GIAQGAITDRIAALMRSFDLRDVLVDMGEVATLGQRSNGEPWRVGLAKPDGAVAKRITL
                     QDRAVATSAPEGTMLQGDQGHILNPKGLGAPYQAVSISASQAALADGLSTALCLTPRAK
                     ANALISRFPGARVEMSI"
     gene            49509..50405
                     /locus_tag="BJ7_03580"
     CDS             50590..51780
                     /gene="intA"
                     /locus_tag="BJ7_03581"
                     /inference="ab initio prediction:Prodigal:002006"
                     /inference="similar to AA sequence:UniProtKB:P32053"
                     /codon_start=1
                     /transl_table=11
                     /product="Prophage integrase IntA"
                     /db_xref="COG:COG0582"
                     /translation="MSRPLNKLSASTLKAVPPGKYSDGGGLWFHRREDGGAQWFLRVTV
                     HGRRREMGLGSFPEVSLKEVRQVAENWRAVARKGTDPIKERERLKREEASKLHLLKDVA
                     EDAFESRKAELKGEGKAGRWYSPLELHVLPKLGKVPVVELDQKDIRDTLAPIWHDKADT
                     ARKAMNRLSIVMRHAAALGLDIDLQATDKAKALLGKQRHKPQNIPAMPWKDVPAFYQSL
                     DGGTTTELALRLLILTAVRSYPLRNLHLDQIDGDVWTIPAEAMKGRRDATEDFRIPLST
                     AAMAVIEKAKPMARDGLLFPGVRRGVISDMTMGSFMKRRELVERPHGFRSSFRDWVAET
                     QNVPFEVAETCLGHVVGGSVERSYKRTDFLEQRRALMEKWSRFIIQRDTKIVRLAE"
     gene            50590..51780
                     /locus_tag="BJ7_03581"
                     /gene="intA"
     CDS             51777..52337
                     /locus_tag="BJ7_03582"
                     /inference="ab initio prediction:Prodigal:002006"
                     /codon_start=1
                     /transl_table=11
                     /product="hypothetical protein"
                     /translation="MKSIESEDDFLEALSARARQLADSASNGKLPKSYASLEILTSIFS
                     AFEGGINKEKIAACYPVAVWREDRVEVPRALLRSIVLCWMEYVDAETSLTLGEAFGLEG
                     GGSGKRPTKALQHKLDRNRRLSNLAIVDYISSRMDGTPISQDAAFQAVAESEGVSYETV
                     KKAYRKHSPETLKKLEQTGVKIS"
     gene            51777..52337
                     /locus_tag="BJ7_03582"
     CDS             52459..52632
                     /locus_tag="BJ7_03583"
                     /inference="ab initio prediction:Prodigal:002006"
                     /codon_start=1
                     /transl_table=11
                     /product="hypothetical protein"
                     /translation="MKYLSFRELQEKLGGRGRTTIYRDVENGRLPKPVKLGSRLYWNEA
                     DIDAAIEKQVAA"
     gene            52459..52632
                     /locus_tag="BJ7_03583"
     CDS             52734..53111
                     /locus_tag="BJ7_03584"
                     /inference="ab initio prediction:Prodigal:002006"
                     /codon_start=1
                     /transl_table=11
                     /product="hypothetical protein"
                     /translation="MVTFEQNQTIKTELPPANALRVYRWADLPNLTLLALYRVTDPGQE
                     PREIYASKHKRQVLEGLMRSPLYAASYCRLSDQVLPLRRDDGVNLECKMYRGDADTGRQ
                     KYGIYFLVRKVELIQASEVAA"
     gene            52734..53111
                     /locus_tag="BJ7_03584"
     CDS             53108..53215
                     /locus_tag="BJ7_03585"
                     /inference="ab initio prediction:Prodigal:002006"
                     /codon_start=1
                     /transl_table=11
                     /product="hypothetical protein"
                     /translation="MRTVDLQIRTIRRKHGLSEAAARVVAALYYGGRRS"
     gene            53108..53215
                     /locus_tag="BJ7_03585"
     CDS             53212..53424
                     /locus_tag="BJ7_03586"
                     /inference="ab initio prediction:Prodigal:002006"
                     /codon_start=1
                     /transl_table=11
                     /product="hypothetical protein"
                     /translation="MSVVIQKNAQEEIHVSREEYMGHDVINLRVWYLAKDGEKHPTKKG
                     VAFSATLLPDVQTALAKLVDQNGGS"
     gene            53212..53424
                     /locus_tag="BJ7_03586"
     CDS             53424..53948
                     /locus_tag="BJ7_03587"
                     /inference="ab initio prediction:Prodigal:002006"
                     /codon_start=1
                     /transl_table=11
                     /product="hypothetical protein"
                     /translation="MGRDKKNERRSEHWTKLIRNMMEEPAWRALSTTAQALYPWLRLEW
                     RGVDNNNNGKICLSVRQAAERLGVSYNTAAKGFRELQAKGFIAVTRPPKLGTSGVASSP
                     RFELTEISLPTAQGESGRRLYKQWSKGSDFPVVKAPVHNPTGKGGKTKPCLKNCDETVV
                     NFATRKTEATQ"
     gene            53424..53948
                     /locus_tag="BJ7_03587"
     CDS             53949..54095
                     /locus_tag="BJ7_03588"
                     /inference="ab initio prediction:Prodigal:002006"
                     /codon_start=1
                     /transl_table=11
                     /product="hypothetical protein"
                     /translation="MRRAVSIIATKSPDFGKAPVAIFKTSLIYQGVWGKRTPFAPTIQH
                     NEA"
     gene            53949..54095
                     /locus_tag="BJ7_03588"
     CDS             54099..54779
                     /locus_tag="BJ7_03589"
                     /inference="ab initio prediction:Prodigal:002006"
                     /codon_start=1
                     /transl_table=11
                     /product="hypothetical protein"
                     /translation="MKSESKQKTHTKNEPALNDTSSTGTDLEVGKREATEAELDVINAV
                     RADKRAQVRAPNLNLDFDEETREVFVEHEGLDGMSGAAMTMHELGTSDLRFYEGIMNHI
                     IPLGDGDKTVSAPASNFVLSVVADVQPKDQIEAMLAVQMGTIHQATMVMARRLNHSKHI
                     PQQDAAERALNKLARTFTSQVETLKRYRSKADQTVRVERVEVKEGGQAIVGDVHHGGRG
                     NEKK"
     gene            54099..54779
                     /locus_tag="BJ7_03589"
     CDS             55169..55405
                     /locus_tag="BJ7_03590"
                     /inference="ab initio prediction:Prodigal:002006"
                     /codon_start=1
                     /transl_table=11
                     /product="hypothetical protein"
                     /translation="MNDRLPEGALYPASILTDCFKSNVGDHPWVQANPEVALAVERAVL
                     AMEAACGAIREKQSNGAVGEDLSRHQAKWRLQI"
     gene            55169..55405
                     /locus_tag="BJ7_03590"
     CDS             complement(56099..57778)
                     /gene="opuD_2"
                     /locus_tag="BJ7_03591"
                     /inference="ab initio prediction:Prodigal:002006"
                     /inference="similar to AA sequence:UniProtKB:P54417"
                     /codon_start=1
                     /transl_table=11
                     /product="Glycine betaine transporter OpuD"
                     /db_xref="COG:COG1292"
                     /translation="MAIKPPLSELPIKTADNGFYRGFSVNVTVISKIIISLLVVWCIVW
                     PTQAGRILGDWNAAILAQFAAWYIWVVTGFVIVCIGLAIWPSAGRLNLGVDGEKPEFSN
                     FSWFSMMFGAGIGVGMLTWAVAEPVAHFKNNPSVIQGVTTALDADNVRTAYVWSYLHWG
                     LGAWACYAIAGLALAFFSYRRGLPLTIRSSLTPLFGKALSGNLGHLIDIVAVVATILGV
                     AQTLGFGVEQFVAGLTRIGIGGLANADGSATTLGIIVALLVIMGASTLSALSGVGKGIK
                     WLSNINMALSIFLLGFFILFGATFFGAKAFFVGIWDYLVALPWLSFNVYASDGVEGSES
                     FLLAQWQGWWPVFYWAWWIAFAPFVGLFLARISRGRSIREFVLGAMIVPSLMCFVWFAW
                     AGGTAIDLELNGGANGVILDAANGDKIFAMTTYMLAPIAEFLAWAMAVVIVILLMTFLV
                     TSADSAVLIVNTINAAGDEGPKARPHIMFWGAALALVVGGLLISGGTGAIQTAMVIGAL
                     PFSIVMALMCIALIKAIWNDGRREAAGVASTIDPETSTMPAE"
     gene            complement(56099..57778)
                     /locus_tag="BJ7_03591"
                     /gene="opuD_2"
     CDS             58229..58357
                     /locus_tag="BJ7_03592"
                     /inference="ab initio prediction:Prodigal:002006"
                     /codon_start=1
                     /transl_table=11
                     /product="hypothetical protein"
                     /translation="MRMAAKSAELPLASSPSIKKFTKRSPCFVKLTECADDSADPK"
     gene            58229..58357
                     /locus_tag="BJ7_03592"
     CDS             58354..59019
                     /locus_tag="BJ7_03593"
                     /inference="ab initio prediction:Prodigal:002006"
                     /codon_start=1
                     /transl_table=11
                     /product="hypothetical protein"
                     /translation="MTWAELYALQNWIVNGVPIPTERDPNAKDLSMSWNVKPTQMLDMA
                     FIHDDRLISSTARWWLVPHWFKEDVKQWKPTTFNAKIETAHKLGSFRGAWKSSRCIIPA
                     SFYYEWTGPKGAKQPWVIKTDTNDPCMYFAGLYSRLSSGLNTCTILTRPALHQIEHIHA
                     RSPVILTNENLVPWMSGEIDHDEAQNLGTEWDGRMRYHKVAPIGRDDDGPELIDVIDA"
     gene            58354..59019
                     /locus_tag="BJ7_03593"
     CDS             59019..59357
                     /locus_tag="BJ7_03594"
                     /inference="ab initio prediction:Prodigal:002006"
                     /codon_start=1
                     /transl_table=11
                     /product="hypothetical protein"
                     /translation="MATRSRSPKKAADEKYFPIRVRIQVPEEGFGYKLGEIHCWLNTHA
                     GRGRWGWNADKVLSRGARDAVSFYLLDARLIAPFIEAFGLELARGEANLCGEGSFKHTN
                     SVELITPA"
     gene            59019..59357
                     /locus_tag="BJ7_03594"
     CDS             complement(59427..59984)
                     /locus_tag="BJ7_03595"
                     /inference="ab initio prediction:Prodigal:002006"
                     /codon_start=1
                     /transl_table=11
                     /product="hypothetical protein"
                     /translation="MKKFIVAALTSAVIASPVSAVTISAASKSVDITCSGSCDFWDVGL
                     LPEDGFNSSAGDWLYRAYGGIGNSNSNANRLKFVNNVLDTSFTLQTASSDNFGVDILDN
                     TLGEMGGWTGSAQYYLAWSSGDPRYILIRSNSQDNTFSWKGKGLSGVDAFGIAPIPLPP
                     AILMLLAGLGGLFVMRKRKALS"
     gene            complement(59427..59984)
                     /locus_tag="BJ7_03595"
     CDS             complement(60287..60868)
                     /locus_tag="BJ7_03596"
                     /inference="ab initio prediction:Prodigal:002006"
                     /codon_start=1
                     /transl_table=11
                     /product="hypothetical protein"
                     /translation="MFTAPIKRMANALLAATATTIFATSSTNAAIVTYEIAISGNIGTF
                     DAPDTGGLLTSFAITLDGVTFDTLGVGNAAPVYNAASNDIRGNPGTEGFIFNSAAAPGC
                     MAMECILSLEDSVDPGVIPPQFAVFPFVMGSAGTVTKSGSYAVTPPAPIPVPMPLLMML
                     SAVAILSGLGWRQHPMRRNKPQPARAPEAC"
     gene            complement(60287..60868)
                     /locus_tag="BJ7_03596"
ORIGIN
        1 ggcggctttg gcagcaggcg attttcaaag tctgccgcct gccggtcgag cagatttcgc
       61 aggtcgtccg ttggccgcat ctcaagcact ccagtcagat gcaccgctac atagttccag
      121 gtcggcacct gatcatcgac ttcgtaccag tcaggcgaga tatacccatc cggccccaac
      181 acagcgatct tcgcaggttg cggctgtttc agcgccctaa caatcggatt tgaccggacc
      241 agatgcaggt cagccgatga agcatcctcg ttcagaagaa agggaacgtg gcttaacaac
      301 ggtacacccg atgtcgacac cgccagaaca ccaaaggcgc ggtcacgcgc aaactcgatg
      361 tgacgctcgc gcgtctcggc gcgaaaggtg ggattgggat gcatattcgt cctcctgcca
      421 atttctcttg cagaagcgat atctccttgg caaggtccca ctcgttctca gggcggggcg
      481 aaattcccca ccggcggtat gcgggcatga cccgtaagcc cgcgagcggc cccggtctcc
      541 ggggtgtcag cagatctggt gagaagccag agccgacggt tacagtccgg atgaaagaga
      601 acgtgcagca cgccggtaat gcggtgtgcc tgctcgtgat cgccttgggt gacgtgtctg
      661 ttacgaaagg agatcatgat gacacacacc cgctatgctt ttgtcaaagc caactggcat
      721 tcagatatcg tggatcgcgc gctggatggg tttctcgaac taattccagc cgatcaggtt
      781 gatgtattcg acgttccggg cgctttcgag atgcccctgc tggcccgtga cctggcgcaa
      841 acggggcgct acgccgccgt agcctgcgct gcctttgtag tggatggcgg catctaccgg
      901 catgacttcg tcgcacaagc ggttgtcgat ggcttgatgc gggccgggct cgattcaggt
      961 gttccggtcc tgtcggtctc gctgacaccg catcagtatc aggaaacgga tcaccacaac
     1021 gccatctatc gcgcgcattt catcgagaaa gggcgcgaag cagctcatgc agcgctcaag
     1081 atcaacgcaa cccgcgccgc ggtggctcaa gccgcctgat ttattccaat cgcgccgccc
     1141 acagggcggc gcttgcttct ctgcaaatgc aaatccgctt gaggaccaag gcactccccg
     1201 ctaatcacat cgctcaaagg agcatgcccc atgtcgatga acagttttgg ccacctcttc
     1261 cgcgttacca cctggggtga aagccacggg cccgctttgg gtgcgaccat agatggctgc
     1321 cctccgggcg tcacgatcga tgaaggcatg atccagcatt ggctggacaa gcgcaaacca
     1381 ggtcagaaca aattcaccac acagcggcgc gaacccgatc aggtcaaaat cctgtctggt
     1441 gttttcgaag gccagaccac aggcacaccg gtgcagttga tgatcgagaa caccgatcag
     1501 cgctcgaaag actacggcga catcatggac aagtttcgtc cgggacacgc cgacatcaca
     1561 tattggcaga agtacgggat ccgtgactat cgcggcggcg ggcgcagttc ggcgagggaa
     1621 acggcatcac gtgtggcggc cggaggactc gcgcgtgagg ctatcaaaca gatcgctccg
     1681 aatgttcaaa tcaccggtta tatgacccag atcggtccgc acaagatcga ccgtgccaat
     1741 ttcgactggt cgcagatcga acagaataca ttctggacgc ccgacgccaa agcagccgaa
     1801 gattgggccg tttatctgga cgacctgcgc aaatccggca actcggtcgg cgcagtggtc
     1861 gaagtggtcg cgcgcggcgt tccggcgggg ctcggcgcgc cggtttatgc caagttagac
     1921 actgatctgg ctgcagccat gatgtcgata aacgccgtta aaggggttga aatcggtgaa
     1981 ggcatgagcg ccgccgaact gactggcgag gccaacgccg acgagatatt catgggacag
     2041 gacggccctc aatacagctc gaaccacgct ggcggtattc tgggcggcat ttcgaccggc
     2101 caggatcttg tggtgcgctt tgcggtcaag ccgacctcgt ccattttgac cacccgcaag
     2161 accatcacca aatccggcga agagaccaag atcattacca aaggccgcca cgacccctgc
     2221 gtcggcatcc gcgccgttcc ggtaggtgag gcaatgatgg cttgcgtgat cctcgatcac
     2281 ctgctcctgc atcgtggtca aatcggcgag aaccgtggac ggattggctg atctgcgcgc
     2341 ttcgctgcgc gctgtcgtca ggcaacggat gcagacggat ccggcgcatg atctggcgca
     2401 cctggatcgg gtttgggtta atgcgcaggc gattgcggat gatgaaacca acccgcgtgt
     2461 cttgctggcg gcgtgttatc tgcatgatct gatcaacctg tcaaaagatg acccggatcg
     2521 gcatctggcc tcgatgcgat ccgccgatga atcagagcct attcttgaag aattcggcta
     2581 ttccaccact gaaattggag ccgtgcagca cgcgattgcc gcccatagct tttcggctaa
     2641 catcccgccc gaaacacccg aggcgcgaat actacgggat gccgatcgtc tggatgcgtt
     2701 gggtgctatc ggtattgccc gcaacttttc agtctcgggc gccctgggac gcacccttta
     2761 tgacccgtca gatccgtttg ccgaaaaccg tttacctaat gacctgattt tttcaatcga
     2821 tcactggcaa ataaaactgc tgcgcttacc caatgatatg ctgaccgaaa aaggcagggc
     2881 catcgcgcag gaccgagccg cgcggatgat gaggtttcta aaggacctgt cagaggaaat
     2941 tggagctcag cttccactag actggtccaa tctctgatac ggcaactttg gccagttgat
     3001 ctttccgcct caaaggcgca ggttcgcgac catggcgaaa tccttaacat cgcatcgtcc
     3061 ggcattggcc gtggcgctca agctcagtgc gctcgtgctg ttcacgacga tgtctgcatt
     3121 ggtcaaggct ttgtcagatg atttcccgcc gggagagatg gtgtttttcc gctcgctttt
     3181 cgcgattccg gttatcatcg cctggctggt ctggcgagga gagctggtgc acggctttgt
     3241 cgtcaagaag ccgatgggcc atttctggcg cggggttctg ggaacctcgg ccatgggact
     3301 gacctttact ggtcttagcc tgttgccgct gcccgaggta accgccatcg gatatgcaac
     3361 cccgatcttc acgctgattc tggctgcaat catgttgggc gagcggatac gaatgattcg
     3421 tatcggggcc gtcgcgcttg gcctcgtcgg cgttctgatc atgatctggc cccggctggg
     3481 ttcaggcact gccgaaaccg ccgcaacaat aggtgcgctt tgcgtgctgg ctgcaaccgt
     3541 tgcccgtgcc tttgtgcaga tacatattcg acaactggta caggtggatc atcccgccgc
     3601 aatcgtgttc tatttctctc tcacagcgac cttgctttcg ggtctcacag tgttttgggg
     3661 ctgggttatc ccgacatggg agcaagccgc attgctggtg acaatcggcc tgatcggcgg
     3721 agtggcgcag attctggtga cctcgtccta caagtttgga caagcgtcaa tgctggcacc
     3781 ttatgactac accacaatgc tgttcgccat tgtcattggt tatttctggt tcgatgagtt
     3841 gccaaccctg gtgatgctgg gcggcgcggc gttggtgatt gcaggcaacg tcgtggtgat
     3901 cctgcgtgaa cgacaacttg gccttgatcg gaccaaagcg cgatcagcaa cggatcccaa
     3961 agcctgactt tacctttcgc aatctttccc taggttgggt cgcgatacac ctatgaggtt
     4021 tcccgatgag cgacgcacag aaccacaaag aaaagatgca agaggtgcaa gccaagcacc
     4081 gcaagaaagt ctcggaagcg gtcgatcccg gccggggact ggtgctgatc aatacaggta
     4141 agggcaaggg aaaatcctcg gctgcgtttg gcgtggtgat ccgggcattg ggctggggcc
     4201 agaaagtggc tgtggttcag ttcatcaagg gcaagtggaa aaccggtgag cgcaggttct
     4261 ttgagggacg cgatctggtc acctggcaca cgatgggcga agggtttacc tgggatacgc
     4321 aggaccgcga gcgcgacatc gcggcagcga cttcggcctt caacaaggcc tgtgatctga
     4381 tgaaaagcgg cgactacgat ctggttgttc tcgacgagat caatatcgcc ctgcgctacg
     4441 aatacctttc agtagacact gttattgagg ggcttcagac ccgatcagac aaaaccagcg
     4501 tgttcctgac tggccgggat gccccgcaag ccctcaggga ctatgcggat ctggtaaccg
     4561 agatgaccga agaaaaacac ccgttccaag ctggcatcaa agcccaacgt ggtgtggatt
     4621 tctaggcccg cgcaccaccc tcattcagcg cgcgcatcga atcgcgcctg actgcgtaca
     4681 tcgttgcggc tgagcgttct tcgagcgccc ggcagcgctc ggcgttgcag gtcttgtgat
     4741 cgagataggc cgcgacttct gaggttagcg cgtcgcaatc acacgatgca cagcagggat
     4801 cggccatcag ttcttcaaat cgatcacgca atcgcgggct cctttggtcg ttcccggggc
     4861 gatggcgggc cttcacatct gcttttgctg agcccacaga tcgccccgga accagttgct
     4921 tgatggtgtc atctggcgtt gcgttatatc tgatagtttt tgtcggaaaa ttcaagcctg
     4981 aaaacctgat gcaaaagggg cgacctattg ggcaaatttg gccttattag tgtctaaaac
     5041 aaaaaagggc catccggatg cccgcatggc ccagctgatc gctacggttc tgactcactt
     5101 caagcaatag cgctctgttc gggcgcgctg agcgagatca ctacaacgac tgcggccccg
     5161 ttcacccagt agaacaacgc atcaagccca gaaaacccaa acaggctggg tgccaaaagg
     5221 aaggtgacgc cgacaagcaa atcaacagcc aagtgaaact tgtatggcag aacccgccaa
     5281 atcccaaggt gatgatctgt cagaacggtc agtaagaatg ctgcaatgcc ggtcacaacg
     5341 gacagccaga gtgccagcgg gttggactgg cccaacccca gtacaaaagg caaaatcatc
     5401 agcgcaatcg caaccgggta gtcaagatag gcatggacag agcgggtgac aaaacgcagg
     5461 gacatgtgaa cttcctttct tcaatcagtg atgatcaaag attaggggca cgcgattgaa
     5521 cgcaacatct cagttcgttt tgcatttatt gcagatcgtt caattgatca gtacgattag
     5581 tgcatcgcac ggtacgcggc gggcgacagt ccgacctgct tcttgaacac gcgtgaaaac
     5641 gcagcctcgg acgcgtatcc cacttctgct gcggcatccg caacgttcca gcgattttcg
     5701 gtcaacccat ggcacgcgat ctgcatccgc cagtccgtca ggtactgcat cggggtagtc
     5761 cccatctttt gtgagaaaag ctgcgcaaat gcggtgcgtg acattgctgc ttctcgcgcg
     5821 agcatcgcaa cgctccactc ctgcgccgga gactggtgaa atgcagtcag cgcccgcgag
     5881 atgcgcggat cggcaaatcc ggcaagcgcg gcatcatgag gactttgatg ttcaaggtat
     5941 gcccggatcg cttgcgcaaa cagcacttcg gacagtttca gcgcgatcag gtcaccgccg
     6001 atacgagcac cggacacttc agatccgatc atgcgcaatg tcgcctcgat ccaggcaccc
     6061 gcttcttcac cgtaattctc gatcagtata aaaggtggca accggtcgat cagcatatga
     6121 ccggttccgt ttcgcccggc tggcccggtg aatgagaaat gtccgcaaat cagttgcgta
     6181 tcgcgctcat cttcctcacc gccataaacc aggacaccat cgcctttgta gcctgacagc
     6241 tctaacacct gctcaagggg caaggcatca tagggtttga cttcattaca cagcagcgca
     6301 tgcggcgcac cgtggggaat aaggatcaga tcaccctgcc gcaaccgcaa ggtctcgccg
     6361 gttgttgtca ggtgcacctt caattcaccg cgttgcacaa agtgaaaccg ggccacgttc
     6421 tcgaagcccg gcacctgtat cccaaacggc ggagtaaagg atgtgcggaa ataaaatgtg
     6481 ccacgcagag acaggcgtgt aaggatatcg ctgagaagat ctaacatgag ccaacaatac
     6541 ggcttggccc ggcagcgtcc ataccttcga acgatctgca tgcatatttg catgatctgc
     6601 aatcaaaacc cccgcctgag cgggggttca atacggtgtt aacttacgcg cggaccaatt
     6661 tctcgtaatc ttcggcgatt tcgcgggtca gatcgccgac ctcgaaggta taatcgccga
     6721 tctgcccgac aggtgtaacc tcggctgcag tgccagtcag ccagcattgc tcgaaatcgg
     6781 ccatctcctc gggacggatc cgacgttcat gaacagtgat gcccttgtct ttcagcatct
     6841 ggatcaccgt ctgacgagtg atgccgttga ggaagcaatc ggccagcggg gtgtgcactt
     6901 cgccatcctg aacgaagaag acatttgccc ccgtcgcctc ggcgacgttg ccattataat
     6961 ccatgaacaa agcgtccgag cagcctttgg cctcagcttt gtgtttggaa atggtgcaga
     7021 tcatgtaaag acctgctgcc ttggcatgga ctggaatggt ttccggactg ggtcgtttcc
     7081 actcggcgat gtccaacttg gcgccttgca tcttagcgtc accgtaatag gcaccccaag
     7141 gccaaacagc gatggccatc cgaaccggat tcttggcgga cgccacaccc atatcctcgc
     7201 ccgagccacg ccagaccagc gcacgtacat acgcatcttg aagaccactg gctttgagcg
     7261 cttcttcctt ggcggcctcg atctcatcga ccgagtatgg catcggcata tccagcgcct
     7321 ctgccgacgc gatcaggcgt tcggaatgtt cgcggctttt gaagatcttg ccgttgtaag
     7381 cgcgctcacc ctcgaacacc gaagacgcat aatgcatcgc gtgggacagg atgtgcacat
     7441 tggcctcacg ccagggcacc aattcgccat ccatccagat gacaccgtcg cgatcgtcat
     7501 atccagccat gcgaaacctc ctgaaccggt cgatatttcc gaatgttgcg ccgtttaggt
     7561 ccgtatcgga cacaatgttg cgcaaaaact gcgattcgat acctgtgcgc tcttggaatg
     7621 tcaataaggc tgacataaag tcagattata ttgcgaatga ggcccaacat gaccgaaatc
     7681 cgtcccgccc cggtctttgg cggagaaagc ctgttgtttc tgacagatga acaactgagg
     7741 cagggcatcg aggccatgtt ttttgcctat cgcggcttta ccgctgatcc ggaccgtatc
     7801 ctgactgaat tggcctatgg ccgtgctcat catcgggcca tccacttcat caaccgtgcg
     7861 ccgggtacaa ccgtcaacaa cttactggcc atattgggtg tcacgaaaca atcgctgaat
     7921 cgcgtcttgc gcagcctgat tgaagatggg ttggtcgaaa gccgggtcgg aacagtggac
     7981 aaacgcgaac gccacctatt tctgacggat aaaggaaagg cactcgaggc caaactatct
     8041 gacgcccagc gcgcccggat gcgtgcggcc tacaaagatg cgggccccga agcggtggcc
     8101 gggtttcgca aagtgcttga agcgatgatg gatgctgata tgcgtcgtgc atatacgaaa
     8161 ctgcgggata cgacttcatg agcgaaatgg acgcccatct tctgatcgtc gacgatgacg
     8221 agcgtattcg tgatttgctc aagaaattcc tgatgcgcag cggttttctt gtaaccgcgg
     8281 cgcgggatgc agcgcacgca cggcgggttt tgtcggggct ggatttcgat ctgattgtgc
     8341 tggatgtgat gatgcccggc gaagacggcg ttagcctgac ccgatccctg cgcgacaccc
     8401 attccacccc gatcctgctg ttgacggcca agggcgagac cgagcatcgg attgccgggc
     8461 ttgaggcggg tgcggatgac tatctggcca agccattcga gccgaaagag ttgctgctga
     8521 ggatcaacgc cattctgcgt cggatgccag agacacctgc acaggacacg gcggcgaaga
     8581 ttctacatct tgggcccatt cgctatgata tcgaacgcgg tgagatgtgg cagggcgaag
     8641 acccggtgcg cctaaccgcg accgaaagcc agttgatgaa aatattctcg gctcaacccg
     8701 gcgaaccgat cagccgagcc aagctggtcg aagatctggg gcgtgacaaa ggtcaggcac
     8761 aggagcgcgc tgtggacgta cagatcaccc gcttgcgtcg gaagcttgag caagatccga
     8821 agcaaccccg gtatctgcag accgtacggg gtgcagggta tatgttggca ccggattgat
     8881 tttgccgctg cgcggcgatc ttaggccttc ggcgaaggta tttttagcca gatgaagatg
     8941 ggatcctgat gaaaaccgcc cttttgaccc atgcagattg tttgcaccat gtgacacctg
     9001 agggacatcc ggaacgggtg gcgcggttag agcatatcct acatgcactt gaagggctgg
     9061 atcttcagcg tgtgacggcg ccgttggcgg cggatgatga tctgctaagg gtgcatccgc
     9121 agaaccatat cagcgatatt ctcgaccaca ggcccccgga tgggttcaaa cagattgatg
     9181 gggatacgtt catgtctccg ggatctgttg atgcagcctt tcgtgcggcg ggtgccgccg
     9241 tgcgggccgt tgatatagtt ctggccggcg aagcgccgaa cgcgttttgc gctattcggc
     9301 ctccggggca tcatgccgag accgagacgg ccatggggtt ctgcctgttt gggaatgccg
     9361 cgctggctgc aaagcacgcg ttggatcatc acgggttgaa ccgcgtggca gtggtggatt
     9421 tcgacgtgca tcatggcaat ggcacgcaag acctgctgtg ggacgagaaa cgcgctttgg
     9481 tgattaccag ccagcagatg cccttatggc ccggctcggg ccgcccggat gagaccggtg
     9541 cttatgaaac cgttttgaac ataccattgg ctccgggcac gggtggggcc gagatgcggg
     9601 cagcctatga agcgcaagcc tttccgcgtc tgcgggcgtt taggccggaa ctgatcatta
     9661 tttccgctgg gtttgatgcg catcaggatg atccgttggc caatctcaat tggtccactg
     9721 gcgatttcgc ctggatcacg gcggagctgt gcaagattgc cgatgacgtg tgtgatggcc
     9781 gtatcgtctc gactctggaa ggcggttatg atctgaacgc attggccgag gcgacacgcg
     9841 cccatgtgga agaactgata aaggcagcac gatgaccgat accccagttg aacaaatgac
     9901 gttcgaacaa gcgatgaaag agcttgaggc cgtggttggc cagttggaac gtggtgatgt
     9961 ggcgctggat caatcgattg cgctgtacga acgtggcgcc gcattgaaga agcgctgcga
    10021 ggatgagctg aagcgtgctg aggaaaaagt ggccgcgatc actctggacg cagatggcca
    10081 gccaaccggg acgacgcctg tcgaaggtca gtaaatgttt cgtgaaaagc tggcacagga
    10141 tgccacgctg attcagagcc atttcgatct ggttctgagc gcgctggatg atctggatgt
    10201 gacacgggcc atggcctatg ccaccgaggg cggcaagcgt ctgcgagggt ttctggtatt
    10261 ggaaagcgcg cggttgcttg gcgtcgatac agctcgggca atctggccag cgacgggtat
    10321 cgaagcgctg catgcatact ctctggtcca tgacgacctg ccttgcatgg atgatgacga
    10381 cctgaggcgt ggacgcccga cggtgcacgt gaaatgggat gagggcaccg ccgttctggc
    10441 cggggatgcg ctgcagacac ttgcgtttga gctttgcacg cggccagagg tcggaaatgc
    10501 tgaaatacgc gctgaactgg ctctaacact ggcaaaagcg agcggcgcac agggtatggt
    10561 tctgggtcag gcgctggata tcgccgctga gacggcggcg gagccgctga cactggatga
    10621 gattacacat ctgcaagcgg gcaagaccgg tgcgttgatc gaatggtccg cctgtgcggg
    10681 tgcgcgattg gcgcaggccg atcccaccca attgcgccaa tatgcccagg cgcttgggct
    10741 tgcctttcag atcgcggatg acattttgga tgtcgaagga gatgccgaaa aggccggaaa
    10801 gcggctgcag aaagacgccg aggcgggcaa agcgaccttt gtctcgctac tgggtttgga
    10861 cgccgccaga tcccgtgcaa ttgagcttgt ggaacaggct tgtgctgcgc tggacgaaca
    10921 tggctccgct gcagaaacct tgaagcaggc tgcccgcttc gttattgccc gggacagcta
    10981 agccaggaac accaaatgtc tgaccgcccg aatacgccct tgttggacct tgtgagccgc
    11041 ccagcggatc tgaagcagtt ttcagatgcg cagttgcatc aggtcgcaca tgagttgcgg
    11101 gccgagacga tttcagcagt ttcggtgacc ggagggcatc tgggcgcggg tctgggtgtc
    11161 gtcgagctga ccacggcgct gcacgcggta ttcgacacgc cacgagacaa gatcatctgg
    11221 gacgtaggtc accagtgtta tccgcacaag attctgacag aacgccggga ccgaattcgc
    11281 accctgcgca caaaagacgg cctaagcgga ttcaccaagc gcagtgaaag cgcctatgat
    11341 ccattcggcg ctgcacattc cagtacctcg atcagtgccg cgctaggctt tgctgtcgcg
    11401 cgtgatctgg gcggcgttac gcctgaaggg ctgggcgatg cgatcgctgt gatcggcgat
    11461 ggctctatgt ccgccggcat ggcctttgag gcgatgaaca acgcaggcca cctgaagaaa
    11521 cgcttgatcg taattctcaa tgacaatgag atgagcattg caccgccggt gggtgcccta
    11581 tcgaattatc tatcgcgcat ttatgccgaa gaaccatttc acgatctgaa agctgctgcc
    11641 aaaggtgcgg tgtcgttgct gccggaaccc ttccgcgaag gggcaaagcg cgccaaggat
    11701 atgctgaagg gcatggccat gggcgggacg ctatttgaag agctcggctt ttcctatctt
    11761 ggcccgatcg acgggcatga tctggaccag ttgctgccgg ttctgcgtgc ggtcaaggcg
    11821 aaggcaagcg gaccgatcct gatccatgtg ttgaccaaga aaggcaaggg gtatgccccc
    11881 gccgaacagg cccgcgacaa gggtcacgcg accgccaagt tcgatgtggt gacgggcgag
    11941 cagaaaaagg cgccttcgaa cgcgccttcc tatacctcgg tctttggcaa gacactggtc
    12001 gatgaagcag cgcgggatga caagatcgtc gcggttacag ccgcgatgcc ggacggtacc
    12061 gggctgaacc tgtttgccga gcgctatccg tcgcgctgtt tcgacgtagc gattgccgaa
    12121 cagcatggcg tgaccttctc ggctgcgttg gccgccgggg ggatgaagcc tttctgtgcg
    12181 atgtattcaa ccttcctgca gcgtggctat gatcaggttg tgcatgatgt ggcgatccaa
    12241 cgcctgccgg tgcgatttgc catcgaccgt gcgggtctgg ttggggcaga cggtgcgacc
    12301 catgcggggt cgtttgatat tgcttacatg gccaaccttc cgggtatggt tgtcatggcg
    12361 gctgcagatg aggccgaatt gatgcacatg gtcgccactg cggtggcaca tgacgatggc
    12421 ccgatcgctt tccggtatcc tcgcggcgaa ggagcgggcg ttgatctgcc cgagcgcgga
    12481 gaagtattgg agatcggcaa gggccggttg atccagaaag gtgcccgagt ggcgctgctg
    12541 tctttcggta cgcggctggc cgaggtgcag aaagcggcag aggcgctgtc ggcgcgcggg
    12601 atcaagccca ccatcgccga tgcacgcttt gccaaaccgc tggatcggga cctgatcctt
    12661 gatctggctg ccaatcacga ggcactgatc accatcgagg aaggggccat cggcggcttt
    12721 ggcagccatg ttgcgcaatt gcttgcggat gagggcgtgt ttgacgaagg gttgaagtat
    12781 cgctcgatgg tgctgccgga tatcttcatc gatcaggcga gcccggcgga tatgtacgcc
    12841 gtcgcaggaa tgaacgcaga acagatcgag gcaaaggtgc tttcggttct tggcgttgct
    12901 acaatcggtg agaaacgcgc ctgatattcg ggtgttgccg cccctggatg ctgaaaaaat
    12961 aagcagttca aaaatgatct aggtcaattc cttacacgct gtgctacgct aacacccgag
    13021 tcaggcaggc caacccctgt cgatcactca aaggtcgcga gcgaatgaac aagctagcca
    13081 gccgacgcgc attcctgaaa gggaaagtgc tgcgcgagga tacatcagcc atccacccac
    13141 cgggtgcggt gaacgagttt cttgagcttt gcacccaatg cgacgaatgc cgcgaggcct
    13201 gccctgaaga tatcatccgt ttcgacacgc aaggctggcc tgttgtgcaa ttggatgcag
    13261 gcccctgcac tttttgcggt gattgcgcca acgcttgccc gaccggggcg ctgaatcctg
    13321 aacacgtggc cgattggcct tggcgcgctg cggtgtcggc ctcttgcctg tcgatgaatg
    13381 gtgtcagctg tcgggtctgt caggatgtct gcgaccacaa tgcgatccgc tttcggctgc
    13441 aaaccggtgg tcgtgctgaa ccccaactcg acaccgatat ttgtaccggc tgtggcgctt
    13501 gtgccagcgc ctgccctgcc ggttctgtca gctttgaacg ccacaccccg cccactcagg
    13561 aggtagcctt atgaatatct gtggatgcct cgtccatgta acccccgaaa ccacgcagag
    13621 tgcacaggcc gcgattgcag gtacatacgg ggcagaagtt cacgcggcat ccgaggatgg
    13681 ccgcattgtt gttgtggtcg aggatacgcc ggaaaaaatg gcttctgaga cgatcatgga
    13741 tctgcatcag atcccgggtg tgatctctct gaccctgacc taccaccatt tcgaagacct
    13801 cgcggagacc cgtccgcacc ttaatgcttc tcgccagatc taaagccgga gacccatgtc
    13861 atgaccatct ctgaatcccg ccggaccttc ttgaaatcaa ccgccgctgc tgcgacagca
    13921 tcagccgcag gacttcccct tgcgaccgga caagccagcg ctcaggtcgg caaccttgat
    13981 atccgttggg acaaagccgc ctgccggttc tgcggcaccg gatgctcggt tctggttggc
    14041 accaaagacg ggcgcgtggt cgccacgcaa ggcgacccgg atgcgccggt gaaccgcggt
    14101 ctgaactgta tcaagggcta tttcctgtcc aagatcatgt acggcaaaga ccgcctgacc
    14161 acgccgatgc tgcgcaaaac caacggcgaa tatgacaaga atggtgagtt cgaacccgtc
    14221 agctgggacg aagccttcga cgtcatggct gccaagtgga aagaggccct tgccaagaaa
    14281 ggcccgacca gtgtcggcat gttcggttcg ggccagtgga ccgtttggga aggctacgcc
    14341 gctgccaaac tgatgaaggc tggtttccgg tccaacaaca tcgacccgaa cgcgcgccac
    14401 tgtatggcct cggcggttgt cggcttcatg cgcaccttcg gcattgatga accaatgggc
    14461 tgctatgacg atttcgagca cgcagacaca ttcgtgctct ggggctcgaa catggccgag
    14521 atgcacccga ttctgtggtc acgcctgacc gacacacgtc tgaccaaacc gggatccgaa
    14581 gtgcatgtac tgtcgaccta tgaacaccgc tcgttcgagt tggccgacaa tggaatggtc
    14641 tttgcgccgc agaccgatct ggcgatcctg aactatattg ccaactacat tatccagaac
    14701 ggcgcggtga acgaagagtt cgtcaacaaa cacgtcaaca tcaccaaaac cgccaccgat
    14761 attggctatg gactgcgcga taacaacccg ctgcaggaag aggcagagaa tccaaactct
    14821 ggcaagatgg agccgatcag cttcgaagaa tatgccgaag cggtatcgga atacacgctg
    14881 gaatacacat cggaactctc cggtgttcct gccgctcagc ttgagcgtct ggcccagcaa
    14941 tatgccgacc ccaaccgcaa agtgatgagt ctgtggacca tgggcttcaa ccagcacact
    15001 cgcggatcgt gggtgaactc gctgatgtac aatgtgcacc tgctggtggg taagatttcc
    15061 gaacccggaa actcgccctt ctcgctcacc ggtcaacctt cggcctgtgg tacggcacgt
    15121 gaggtcggaa ccttcgctca ccgtctgccg gctgatatgg ttgtggcaaa cgacaaacac
    15181 cgcgagattt gcgagaccgc gtggaaaatt cctgcgggca ccatcccacc caaacccgga
    15241 ttccacgccg ttttgcagca ccgcaagctg aaggacggcg atctgaatgc ctattgggtg
    15301 cagtgcacca acaacatgca ggccgcgccc aatatcaacg aagaaggcta tcccggctat
    15361 cgcaacccgg agaacttcat tgccgtctcc gatccctatc ctactgtaac agccctgtcg
    15421 gctgacctga tcctgcctac cgccatgtgg gtcgagaagg aaggcgccta tggcaacgcc
    15481 gagcgtcgca cccaattctg gcggcaacag gtcaaagctc cgggcgaagc gaaatccgat
    15541 ctgtggcagt tgatggagtt ctccaaacgc ttcaccgttg aagaggtttg gggcgaggaa
    15601 ctgctggcca ccatgccaga acatcgtggt aagaccatgt atgacgtgct gttcgccaat
    15661 ggcacgatcg acaagttccc gctgtcagag accgcagaag gattcgacaa cgacgagtcc
    15721 gagcactttg gctactacgt gcaaaagggc ctgttcgagg aatatgccga gtttgggcgc
    15781 ggccacgcgc acgatctggc cccattcgaa acctaccacc aggcgcgtgg cctgcgctgg
    15841 ccagtcgtgg atggcaagga aacactgtac cgcttccgag aaggctatga tccgtatgtg
    15901 cctgaaggcg aagacgtgaa attctatggt cataaggacg gcaaggccaa gatcatcttc
    15961 gcgccatacg aacccgcccc cgaggtaccg gatgaggaat tcaacctgtg gctctgcaca
    16021 gggcgtgtgc tggaacattg gcattcaggt tcgatgaccc gccgcgtgcc cgaactgcac
    16081 cgctcctatc ccgccgccgt tgtctatatg cacccggatg atgcgcgcga ccgcggtctg
    16141 cgccgcgggc aggagatcgt tctttccacc cgccgcggcg aagttaacag ccgggtcgaa
    16201 acccgaggcc ggaacaaagt gccgcgtggc ctggtgttca tgccatggtt cgacgaaggc
    16261 cagttgacaa acaagctgac tttggacgcg acctgcccgc tctcgaaaga gaccgacttc
    16321 aagaaatgcg cctgtaaggt cgagcgcgcg taaaaggctg gcaaggcaaa ggtcgtcccc
    16381 atgtctcgtg ttggcactcc cctttcgccg cagcggcgcc ggttcctgca ggactcggcg
    16441 cgcgcagcgg gcggctgcgt agcagccggt tccttgctgg cctggctggc gcgggacgca
    16501 cgggcgttgc cggccgaggc attgcgcccc cccggtgcct tgccggaaaa agactttctg
    16561 tcagcctgca tccgctgtgg tctgtgcgta cgagagtgtc cctatgacac gctgaaactg
    16621 gccgagctgg gtgtcgatgc ggtggccacc ggcacgccgt atttcaccgc ccgtgatatc
    16681 ccttgcgaaa tgtgtgacga catcccctgc gtcgctgcct gcccgaccgg ggcgctggac
    16741 cccggactgg acaatatcga cgacgccaag atgggtgtcg ccgttctggt cgatcaggaa
    16801 aactgcctga acttcttcgg cctgcgctgc gatgtctgtt accgcgtctg ccccgtcatc
    16861 gacgaggcca ttacgctgga gaccgaacac aacgcccgct cgggcagtca tgcaatcttc
    16921 attccaaccg ttcacgccga tcattgcacc ggctgcggcg tttgcgagaa aagctgcgtt
    16981 ctgcccgaag cggcgatcaa agttcttccc gcccgattgg ctcggggcag cagcgccgat
    17041 cactaccgca agggctggga agagaaagaa gccaaaggcg cgcccgtcgt cgaaggtatc
    17101 atcgatttgc ctgatcgcct gccggggccg ggcaccgata accttgtcgc accgggcggg
    17161 tttgagccca gcttcaaatt gccggagttc actcaatgac cgtccgcaca aacatgccgc
    17221 tggggcatga agctatcgcc gccaaaggtt ggctgagtgc ccataaatac ctgctgctgc
    17281 gccgcgccag ccaggtgttc ttcctggtac tgttcctgtt gggcccgtgg ttcggcctct
    17341 ggatcgtgca gggcactctg gccgggtcgc tgaccctagg cgtactgccc ctgaccgatc
    17401 cgttcgtctt gctgcaaagt ctgatcgcag ggcactggcc cgagctgacc gccgccattg
    17461 gtgccgtcat cgttctggcg acctacgcgt tggtcggagg ccgcgtctat tgctcgtggg
    17521 tctgcccgat caaccctgta accgacggcg cgcactggct gcaccgcaag ctgggcctgc
    17581 aaaaaggctg gcagcccaaa cgcggaacgc ggctgtggat catggccacc gtgctggtcg
    17641 tgtccggcct gaccggcgca attgcatggg aactggtcaa cccgatcacc atgctgcatc
    17701 gcggactgat ctttggcatg ggcttcgtct ggacgatggt cgccgcgatt ttcctgtttg
    17761 acttgcttgt ctcgcgccat ggatggtgcg gccatgtctg ccccgtaggc gcattctacg
    17821 gactggtggg cagcaagacg atgctgcggg tcagcgccgc caatcgcaac gcctgtgacg
    17881 attgcatgga ctgctacgcg gtttgcccgg aaaaccatgt gatctctccg gcgctgaaag
    17941 gcaaagacaa cccgctgatc ctgtcgcccg actgcaccaa ttgcggacgc tgcatcgatg
    18001 tctgcgctga agacgttttc aaattcaccc atcggttcga cgccctgacc gtcgcgccac
    18061 cggaatcaac cgccgcgccc cagccgcgcg cctcaagacc tttttgaagg agtgagaaga
    18121 tgaaaaagcc gatcctagtg ggccttgccc tgatcccgcc gctgctcctc ggtggcctgg
    18181 ccctcgcgca gtctgccgga gttaacagcc tacgcggtgc cgaagtcgat gagcccgccg
    18241 tcctggatca ggtgcatcgg acagtcgaag gccgaatgca gcgtaattat cgccagcagc
    18301 cgccgctgat cccacattcg atcgaacagt accagatcga cctgcgcacc aatcagtgcc
    18361 tctcctgcca tgactggacc aaggctggtg aacgcaacgc tccgacgttg tcgatgactc
    18421 actatctgga ccgcgaaggg cgagagttgg atcagatcgc cggcacacgg tatttctgca
    18481 atcagtgcca cgtaccacag gccgatgcgc tgcctctggt cgataacact tttgaacctt
    18541 cctccggaaa ctgaacacag gtcgaaaagg agagcgcgac atgtccgact cccaagaaaa
    18601 acaaggactc atccggcgcc tctggacctg gttctggagc ccgatcgccg tcctcagtgt
    18661 cggctttaca ctactggccg ggtttctggc aggcatcctg ttctggggtg ggttccactg
    18721 ggcactggaa ttgaccaaca cggaagagtt ctgcgtatcc tgccacacga tggaaaccaa
    18781 tctgggcgaa tatcgggaaa cggtccatta caataacgat tccggcgtgc gggccatctg
    18841 ttccgattgc cacgttccgg acgagtggaa ccacaagatc aaggccaaga tcatggccgt
    18901 gaaggacgtc taccacgaac tggcaggcac catcagcacg aaagagaagt atgaggacca
    18961 tcgtctttcc atggcgtcgg ccgtatggaa gaagatgaag gaatccgaca gccgggaatg
    19021 ccgcaactgc cacaactttg actatatgga cttcaccctt caggaaaccc gcgcagccag
    19081 cgaacaccag cgcgcaatcg acaccggcat gacctgcatc gattgccacc agggcatcgc
    19141 acacagtctc ccacccaact atttggaaac gtatgagaag attgcgaaag aggtagatgg
    19201 tgaggttctg caggaacacg ctgcagcatc aggggacgac atccgcgcgt tcctgaacaa
    19261 aagctcggaa caaggtgggg actgagatgt tagagatact tggaaccatc ggcggtaacg
    19321 tactgggtct gcccggcatt ctgggtctgg cactgggaat gatgacgcgc caatactggt
    19381 tgggcgcact gatgggtgga ttggttggcc tgatcgcacc tctgctcttt gccggttggc
    19441 agatttccca cgttggaacg atagcgctgc tgatcgcaat tatcgttggt ctctgcgccg
    19501 gaagtctggg caccgccatt cgccgcaagg gcgcaaccgt ctgaagtggt tggtcgggcc
    19561 cggcggcaat tccggggtca ccgcccccag ttttccgccg gatcgctttc cgcatagtcc
    19621 cgcaaacgcg cgatatccga gatttcggcg tggttgcggt tgatcttcac acccaccgcc
    19681 ttgagccgcg aaaacgcccg gctcaggctt tccggcttca tccccagacg gcctgcgatg
    19741 agcatcttgt cgtagggcag caaaacctcg catccgcctt tgtcgctgtc gcagagattc
    19801 aacaaaaact cggccacgcg ttgcgctccg gtctgagcct tgagttgctc tagctgcgcc
    19861 accaacgagt gaagatgggt aaaggtcgcg gccagaatag aaataccgat ctcagggtcc
    19921 tctctcatca atgagatcag gatcggactg gggatatgca tgacatcaca ggccgatacg
    19981 gcctcggcgg atacaggata gggaacgtta cgcagagcta cggcctcacc aaagctgtca
    20041 ccacgtttga agacgctcac gacggcttcg gccccggtgg gggtcatgcg gaacagcttg
    20101 acccaaccct caagcacgac gtggatggcc tgcgcttttt cctcctgcag gaatattgtc
    20161 tcaccacggt catactgacg ccagatcgcg tggctcagca gtgtttccac atgctgttcc
    20221 ggtaaactgc gcagcagcag cgactgacgt gcgatcgctt tttgtgcttc gtgagacaag
    20281 agaatacccc tgttatttcc tgccggcgca tgggcgcggt cggtccatcc ctgttccacg
    20341 ctatgccaga gccggcagtt gtgcaccata gttttatgtt gcctaaactt gactattgtc
    20401 atgttgcggc ttggttcgct gccctattct cggctcaaag ccagtattcc ggggagcacg
    20461 taacatggac tacgagcgtt atttcagtca aagcctcagt gaccttcggg atgaagggaa
    20521 ctatcgtgtt ttcatagact tgcaacgtcg ctgtggttct ttcccgaacg cgtgtcagac
    20581 ggatggatct gtccagcgaa atgtgcggat ctggtgttcg aatgactatc ttggcatggg
    20641 tcagcaccca tcagttatcg atgcaatgca tgacgcattg gatcgctgtg gcgcgggggc
    20701 cgggggcacg cgaaacatat caggcaccac tcacgaccac gtgctgcttg aggccgaact
    20761 ggccgatctg catggaaagg aagccgcgct tctgtttact tccgggtatg tttcgaattg
    20821 ggcagccctt ggcactctcg ccgcgaaaat ccccggcctg atcgtattct ctgatgcact
    20881 gaaccatgcc tcgatgatcg aaggcatccg ccactcgcgg gcgcagaagg tgatctggaa
    20941 acacaacgat ttggatgacc ttgaagccaa actggccgca gctgatcccg atgcgccgaa
    21001 gatgatcgcg ttcgagtcgg tctattcgat ggatggtgac atcgccccca tcaaagagat
    21061 ttgcgatctc gccgacaaat acggcgcgat gacctatctg gatgaggttc atgccgttgg
    21121 cctctatggg ccacgcggcg gtggtatcgc tgaacgagaa ggccttatgg atcgcctgac
    21181 ggtgatcgaa ggcacgcttg gtaaagcgtt cggtgtggtg ggcgggtata ttgctgcctc
    21241 ggctgcgctg tgcgatttcg tgcgcagctt cgccagcggg tttattttta ccaccgccct
    21301 gccaccatcg atcgcggccg gggccgcggc ctcgatccgg catttgaaac aatcgaatgc
    21361 tgagcgcgac ctgcagaaag cccgtgtatc gcaggttcgg gctcgtttgg atgcggaagg
    21421 tattcctcat attcctaacc ccagccacat catcccggtg atggttggcg atccggtgaa
    21481 gtgcaagttt atctcggaca cgctgctgga agagttcggc atctacattc agccgatcaa
    21541 ttatcccacc gtaccaaaag ggaccgagcg tctgcggatc acgccgtctc cggtacatac
    21601 ggatgaggat atcgagcatc tggttggcgc gctgtccaca ctctggcaac gctgtcagat
    21661 tgcgcgcatg ccgatggcag cccagtaacc aagaagcgcc ccctagcgta aaacttcgcc
    21721 gtctccccgg aggcggcgtt tttttgagtc agatcaggta gagggcaaag acaatgatgg
    21781 caaagcccgt cagcaccatg gtgaaacctc gcagccaggc cgggctgttt acgagatcaa
    21841 gataacaagc caggataacg cgacatttcg ccaatgcgag gaccagaata caccccgcca
    21901 gaacggctgg cgggatgggc agcacagtca acagtgctga tgcgacgctg agcaccaaaa
    21961 gggtcagcca tgcacgtgtg agcgaactat ggagcgccct tcgccagtat ttgggaaaag
    22021 atggtgctgc aggcatcgga attatcccag caggtagatc acggggaaaa gcatgatcca
    22081 gactagatcg accatgtgcc agaactgcgc acctgcctca atgttgcgtg gatcgtcacg
    22141 ccaggcgacc agcagcagga taccgacccc tgccaacaca tgtgcggcgt gaaacccggt
    22201 cagcagataa tagaacagga aaaatgggtg ggtctcatag gtgatcccat gtgcagcttt
    22261 gcccgcgtat tccgcacctt tgatgatcaa gaacacgaca cccagcacgg cggcagtgat
    22321 caaggccatt cgagccacgc cccggcgcgc gatttttcgc cactgcagcg cctgagccgc
    22381 cagatagccc gaggtgacca gcaccaccgt gttgagcgcc gcccctgtcc ggtaaaggtg
    22441 cgattgagcc tcggcaaatc ctgtcgggtc ggtcaggcgc acgcccatga aggcaatcag
    22501 gcccgcgccg aaaaccagca attccgagat gatcagaacc cacatcagca gctcgcccgg
    22561 aagctcatcg atcaaagagg cgtcgctcat gctccaacca gttggcggta gatctgaggc
    22621 agggccatga tcagccggtg cgggtcgggg atgacggcga agccgccttg accgaacatg
    22681 cgcgggaacc agcttttgcc ggttttgtcg atggtaacgc caaagaccga ttgccctgcc
    22741 ctacgcgcct cgcgcacggc catgcaggtg tcttcgatac cgtggcgacc ctcgtaatgg
    22801 tccaggtcgt tgggtttgcc gtcagtgatg atcaatagca accggcgttt gcgcgattgg
    22861 ctggccagat cggcggaaca atggcgtatt gcggcgccga ggcgggtata gtggccgggg
    22921 cgcagcgagg cgatgcgctg ttccaccaaa ctacccatcg gctcatcgaa gcgtttacag
    22981 cgctgcacgt aaacccgctg gcgtttcagc gagctgaagg cgtggatggc gaaatcgtcg
    23041 ccgcaggcgt tcagacccca ggcgagtgcc gcaagagcct cgcgttcaat gtcgattacg
    23101 gcgcggcctg tgacggcgct ttcggtcgag cggctgacat ccagcaggat agacaccgcc
    23161 agatcgcgcg cctcggggcg cgattgcatc caaatgcgtt cggtgccttc gccattggca
    23221 caacggtcta cctgcgcccg aacggctgcc tcgatatcca attggtcacc atccagatga
    23281 ccacgcgtca tcacgcggcc cgggcgcagc gcctcgaact ggcgtttcac ggcgcggatg
    23341 cggcgggcag tggcggggtc tttgccgaac tcggcggcat cttcgcgaat ctcggcatcc
    23401 gaggtcagaa cgttgacatg atcgggcaag tattggccga tgcgcacgtc ccattcggga
    23461 tacaaaaccc gtcccgacag gcgttcgcgg ttcacgtcct ccggagcgag gtccagatga
    23521 agtttcagtt tggtcggcgg cgccttcgag atctgaccca agccaatctc ttcctgatca
    23581 tcggcggctt tcttggcgtt atcaggatcg tcatcgtcga tgcgccggtt gatgttcagg
    23641 aactcagccc aactgaggat cgcttcgaac ttgtgcagga tgaaactgtc gctgcggttg
    23701 gcctgatccg atttgcggcg gcgggcacgg tgggtttttt cgccggattc ctcgggcggt
    23761 ccttcggttt cggggttctc cacttcgtta tgttcggaga acccgaccgg gcgcaactcg
    23821 ggccacagcg ggacaggccg gaaatgctga tagctgcgcg gggcggtgag gtcgtcatcc
    23881 aacgctagaa gatgttcagc ctttggcgac aaaggcgcgg ggtcgcccag catgtggcgg
    23941 accagttctt caaccgctgc ctcgacgggt ggcagcccgg aaatgtcgcg ttgatacaga
    24001 acgcccttgc acagctcggt ataaagcggg cgcaggccgg gggcgttgtg caacgccgcc
    24061 tcgaccatct gtcgggcggc gacaagcgca tgcaggtcgg cgcgcaacgg gtcgtcttcg
    24121 tcgatacgag ttccggcatg tgcagcggcg gcggccagcc agacataaag cgcaccgttg
    24181 gcttcacgcg cgggaaacac cgccagccga tccggcaaac gcagaacttc gccatcgaac
    24241 gacgcacgcg gcatcatctc ggcctcggtt gccagacgac gacgccaccc cagacggtgg
    24301 cgcgaaatct cgggcgagac cgggcgcaat tctacgcccg gactaccccc aagtcctcga
    24361 aagaggactg ccagccgccc tgcgacctct gagaggtcga ccgcggctcc atcatgcact
    24421 tcaggtgcat caaggcgact ggcaagggtg tgccacagtt tcccgatcgt ttcttcgggt
    24481 tcccatggct caaaatcgat cctgaccatc ggccggcctc acccaaagac agccgtgaca
    24541 agatcgagga gcccgcgttt gatatcctca tcatcagtca gaggttcgat cattgcggcg
    24601 aggatggcgc ggtcggtgga catgccctgt gcgatcagcg tcgcggcata aacgaccagc
    24661 cgggtggaca cgccttcctc aaggtcctga cccttaagcc cgcgcaactt acctgcaagg
    24721 cgtaccagcg gtttacagcg ttcaagcggc agaccgcttt cttgcgcgac gacttcggcc
    24781 tccatctcgg gcgaaggaaa gtcgaattcc agcgagagga accgctgcct ggtcgagggt
    24841 ttcagggttt tcaggatatt ctggtatccg gggttgtacg aggccaccag catgaagccg
    24901 ggtgcggcct caagctcttc accggtgcgg tcgatcggca ggatgcgccg gtcatcggtc
    24961 agcgggtgca gcacaacggt gacgtccttg cgggcttcga ccacctcatc aaggtagcag
    25021 atcgcgcctt cgcgcaccgc acgagtcaga gggccatcaa cccagacggt ttcgccgccc
    25081 ttcaacaggt agcgaccgat caggtcggcg gcggcgaggt catcgtggca ggctacggtg
    25141 taaagcggcc ggccaagctt ggcggccatg tgggccacaa agcgggtctt gccgcaacct
    25201 gttgggcctt tcagcaagac cggcaggtcg ttgttgtagg cggcggtgaa cacatcgcat
    25261 tcatcgcttt gggcgaggta gaagggggcg ttcgccgccc cctcattcag tttcatggag
    25321 ccatccatat ccattactcc gcaggggttt cagaggcacc gggttcaatc acctctttcc
    25381 ggggcaccca gatcgagtag atgaacagca gcgcaccaag caccacaacc acaccagagc
    25441 caagacgcat ccagtagaag atcgcgatct ggtcctgcac gtccatgaag tagtcaccga
    25501 ccacacgttg catgtgagtc tgcacggtac caccgaaggt caggacgaag gtcatgaaga
    25561 ccatgccgct ggtcataagc cagaacgagc ccatgttcag aacctgattg tagggatcac
    25621 ggttcttcag gatcggcatc gcatagctga agatcgccag gttgaggcag acataagcac
    25681 cgtagaaagc caggtgaccg tgggctgcgg tgatctgcgt gccatgggta tagtagttca
    25741 ccccgtgcag cgtgtgcagg aagccccaga caccggcacc gaagaaggca agcgttgcac
    25801 agcccagtga ccacagcaga gcagccttgt tagggtggtc acgacggccc ttccagacca
    25861 tgacgaaggc aaaggccatc atcgcgaaga acgggatcac ctcgaggctt gagaagatcg
    25921 aaccgatcca ctgccaatag ccgggtgtac cgatccaata gtagtggtgg cctgtcccaa
    25981 ggatgcccga gaacagcgcg gcggcgacga tgacatagag ccatttctcg accacctcac
    26041 ggtcaacgcc cgttagcttc agcatcaggt aggccaggat cgaggccatg atcagctccc
    26101 atacgccttc gacccatagg tggacgacat accaccagta ttgcttgtcc aaggacaggt
    26161 tgcccgggtt gtagaaagca aacaggaaca acagcgccag accccagagg cccagaacaa
    26221 ggatgctcga aatcgccgtc ttcttgccct tcagaacggt cagtgacacg ttgtaaagga
    26281 acatcagcgc ggccacgacg atgcccgcct tgacccattt gggttgttca aggaactcgc
    26341 gtccttcttt gcccagcagc cagttgcctt cgaacaggtt gaagacatag gtcacgacca
    26401 cgcccagcgt gccaaccaca agaatgatca actgcagata ggccagtttg gtcgaatgga
    26461 tctcgcgctc ggtctcttcg gggatcagga agtaggccgc accgaagaag cccagcagca
    26521 gccagacgat cagagagttg gtgtgcagca tccgtacgat attgaacggc agaagctcac
    26581 tcaggaagtt cgggaataca tagatgaaac cggccagcag gccgccgatt acctgtaccg
    26641 cgaacagggc catcgctact gcgaagtagg cgtaggcgat tttttgggat tcgtatttca
    26701 ttgctccgtt ccctttctca gcctgcctcg ttgggcggcc agccctgcgc atcgatgttg
    26761 tccgtccaga tcaagaagtt ggtcagatcg cggatctctt cgtcgctgag gttgaaattg
    26821 ggcatctgcc gacgaccggg aatgccggtc ggctgcgcct ccatccagcc cttgagcgct
    26881 tcaaaggccg attccgggtc gtccagcaca ccccagcggg tcatcacatt cccgacttcc
    26941 ggcgcgtagt aggcgccctc gcccaggatc gtgtgacagt tgatgcaggc atgtttttcc
    27001 cagacatgtt tgccccgaac cacactgtca tcaagcttcg ccgaattctc ggagttgacg
    27061 atgtaccagt gcgagtgggc cgacagggcc aggaagatga ggatgaagaa cagtgacccg
    27121 ccatagaata tgttgcgagc catgctcttt gtcatgactt ctcgcattgc gctctccttt
    27181 gcgcagatta gctagtctga tgacaatggc gggtgggtcg cagggccgcc ttaacgaaag
    27241 tcaagcatgc caaagtaagc tcggaattgg acacctgtgg tcataattgc gccagtatca
    27301 ctaaaatgcc ctcagattgc cttgaaaaac agtacttaga acagcatgtt tccggacgtt
    27361 cgaacagttg aagcgagcgt tctcgattta ttggtaaata gaggtgctta gatggcacct
    27421 gaagcgtggt ggttaaagaa tggcgaacta ctcatacatc ggatacgcac ccggcgtcat
    27481 tacggtgaat acaattgggc ctgatacgat caccctggac gcaagctatg accccgcgac
    27541 ggaccgaagg gtattcaatg ttgaggacga ggccggtggt ttcattcgaa atgggtttgg
    27601 cccgccagtt cccgataccg gggatgtttt caacggcgac agattcaaca acgaaaatgg
    27661 cgacgacgat acacagaccg gaacagtaac aaaccttgat ggttcgacaa cgtttctgag
    27721 cggcgacatc tatctggaag aatcctacat tctgacgaat cccagtggtg ggacaatcac
    27781 tgtgtacctt gtcgaggttg aaggaaccaa cgctggctac ataacctctg agcccctaga
    27841 tcccggggtg acgtattcga tgagcgtcgt caacgttaca ccgagcaacg caccggacac
    27901 gactgacccc ggttccatcg ttgatgttcc ttgtttctca gccggaacgc ttatcgcgac
    27961 acctgatggt gatgtcgcga tagaaacgct ttccgctggt gacaaggttg tcaccttgga
    28021 tcatggacca caaccaattc gctggatcgg cgcgcgcgct ctggataggt ctgaatttgc
    28081 gctcaatccc aagctgcgcc cgatccgaat cgcagcgggc agcctgggaa gcaacctgcc
    28141 gcgacgtgat ctgttggtct cgccgcagca tcgcatgttg atccgttcga gtatcgccgt
    28201 tcgcatgttc gacagcgaag aggttctggt cccagcccat aagctggtcg gcatacccgg
    28261 cataaccgtc gacgagacat ctcagggcgt ggtgtatttc catattctgt tcgaccggca
    28321 tgagatcgtg ctggcggaag gcgcgccgtc agaaagccta ttcacaggca agcaagcctt
    28381 gaaaggaata cagcccgagg cgctggccga aattgttgcg ctcttcccag agttagcttt
    28441 gccagaccat caaccaatcg cagcccgcca gattccaaaa cgcggaagac aaatccatac
    28501 tttgctgcaa cggcatatta agaatgacag ggcgttgctc cgaccttctt gatctaagaa
    28561 ccgttgctca ggccgctaga cgtggcccgg tcaacgcggg ccacatcgca accagataca
    28621 agacgatggc gcagatccac agcccatctg aggtcagcat cgcaaccaga tatccctggt
    28681 caaacgccga tccgacccag cgcaaaactg cggctgccgc catcaaaccg taagcgatcg
    28741 ccatgggtgg cggggccacg agggcacggc cactatggcc aagggcggcc cgactcatca
    28801 cggcaagggt catgccgccg acgcaaccaa tgcccagaac atgcagcgcc ccgatctcgc
    28861 tgccgaaccc ctgcactgcc agcccccaca ggatcaggcc cagcgccagc atgcccagcc
    28921 ccagatgcaa cgcgatcaga atcggctgcc gcagtgccca gcgtgcgcgc caacgtgcca
    28981 tgcgcaggat ctgagcaacg ccaagcatca gcgcggtagc gcctgataca ggtccgattc
    29041 caaagacgag caggctcagc ggcagtgaca gtgcaagccc catggcggct ttatcaaacg
    29101 ctcctaccga aataggccag ttggattcgg gctctcccgc gcgtttcatc gcatttcggg
    29161 tgaaagccgg cgtaatgcgc ccgccaagta tcgcgattag gctgcaaagc gtcagcaacc
    29221 ccgcccgcaa tccgatgtcc agcgtatcgt tggtcacacc gatccactct aaatgggtta
    29281 acaagttggc aatccagatc gcactgagca gcaaaaggaa taccatgttc tgcggtttgg
    29341 ggcgtcggat cagctgagta gcaatctttg ccgccagaat tggaacaaag accagatcga
    29401 acacagcgac cagaaccggc ggcagcgcac cggagaacca catcgctacc cgcccggcca
    29461 accagagacc tgcggccagc atgatgaacc tggcgcgcgc ctctggggtc ccggtccagt
    29521 tgggaacagc cgtcagaaag aacccgccca gagctgctgt ggcatagcca aagatcatct
    29581 catgcgcgtg ccacattggg ggactcatgg aataggttgg gtcttcgtat ccgaccaacc
    29641 cggtctgcgt catcaaccaa aaaccccacg cgcctcccgc gaacagacca aaaagtccgg
    29701 cggacaggaa aaagatgcga aacccctcgc ccaatacgcg cgcgatcact gccgacatgc
    29761 ctgttctcct cggcctcaat ggctgttgga acaggtttag caaggccgac cagtgatgga
    29821 cttaaccgaa atcaagcatc cgaaaaacat gtccctgaaa ctcaggttat ccctttgttt
    29881 tatggctcat tatagcccgt caatttccaa tttgcgcgcg ttccgttgac tttcgtcaag
    29941 gatgacaaac gcgtgatgtt tcaccctagg acctgcctca ccagcaaatg gagagtgatc
    30001 atgtcacttg gaatcagcta caacagaact ggccgcgcct taggggtcgg tttggcaatg
    30061 ttgctgggca gcgtcgctgc gccagtcttt gccgaagagc caaccctgag caaggaagcc
    30121 tttgaatcat caaaacaact ttactttgag cgctgcgccg gttgtcacgg tgtgttgcgc
    30181 aaaggggcaa ccggcaaaag ccttgagcct ctggttgaaa cgaagaatga cgatggtacc
    30241 gtaaccgagt cgggcaccct gaaactgggg caggagcggc tggaaaaaat catcgcatgg
    30301 ggcaccgaag gcgggatgaa caacttctcg gacgtgatgt ccgaagaaga aatccgcgat
    30361 atggcgactt acatccagat ggagccaccc caaccgccag aaatgtcgct tgagcagatg
    30421 atggcgaccc gcaaggtcta tgtcgaaccc gaagactacc cgaccgagcc gctgcatggc
    30481 cgcaactggg aaaacttctt cgtggtcatc gagcgtgacg tgggcaaggt ggccgtgatc
    30541 gacggtgaca ccaaggaagt gctggcgcat atcccgaccg gttatgcggt gcacgtcctg
    30601 aaagcgtccg agcaccataa actggaagaa cccgaaaatc cgggccgctt ctggtacacc
    30661 atgggccgtg acggcaagat gaccaagatc gacctgtggc agaagcctga aaacatgctg
    30721 gttgccgagg ttaccattgg ttatgacgct cgcgacgtgg cggtatcggg tgacggtaaa
    30781 tacgtcatcg gtggcgccta ctggccccct catttcgcca tcgtcgacgc cgaaaccatg
    30841 gagccgaaga aggttgtctc gacccggggt tacaacgtgg acggggatta tgtggaagag
    30901 gcccgcgtgg ccgccatcta caccaccccg aacgagccca catggatcgt ggccgtcaag
    30961 gagctcggtc agctttggca ggtggactac tccgatctgg acaacctgcg tatcgacaag
    31021 atcgacagcg caaagttcct gcatgacggg ttctttgatc cgaccggccg ttatttccag
    31081 atcgccgcaa acgcgtcgaa caagatggtc gtggtcgata ccgagactca taagctggaa
    31141 gctatgatcg ataccgcgcc gctgccgcac cccggcccgg gcgccaactg ggatgacccg
    31201 aattgcggtc ctgttgccgg tacgacccac ttgggcgaag gcacggttac cgtttggggc
    31261 aacgaccccg aaggccgccc ggacgatgcc tggaaggtct gctatgaggt ggaaaccgac
    31321 ggacccggtc tattcatccg gacccatccg aactcggact acatctgggc cgaccagacc
    31381 aagcaccccg agcctgagat ccagcaatcg gtgcaggtca tcgacaaagc aaccggtgag
    31441 atcgtgaaaa cgatccagat cacagaagag gaaggaaacg tcgccgtcca cttcgagttc
    31501 aaccaagacg gatccgaggt ctgggtgtcc aagtggaacc gctcgacctc gaaagagcca
    31561 aatggtgaga tcgtgatctt cgacgccaag acgctggaag agatcggccg cgtgaaggga
    31621 ctgtttgcac ccaccggcaa gttcaacgtc tacaaccgtt cgaaccacgt cacctgacgg
    31681 gttttgtact cagcaccgga aagggcgggc ccctcgcccg ccctttcctc gtttgactca
    31741 tcagccaaat ccacaggcct gacatccagg gccagaaaaa gaagccaaaa cggagaccgg
    31801 atatgacctc cgaaccggaa aagaaaaaac caatctggcg ccggtatttc ctgtggggaa
    31861 tgcccgtggc cgggatcgct gcggcctttg ccgccggcat catcttctgg ggcgggttca
    31921 acaccgctat ggaagctacc aacaccaagg aattctgcgt ctcgtgccac gagatgcgag
    31981 atttcgttta cgaggaatac accggcacga tccacgacgt gaaccgttcg ggggtgggcg
    32041 cggtctgttc cgactgccac gtgcccaagg actggaccca caagatcatc cgcaagatca
    32101 aggcgtccaa agaactgtat ggcaaggtgg tcggcaccat caacacccgc gaaaagtttg
    32161 aagccaagcg cgtacatctg gctatgaacg aatgggagcg gatgaaatcc acggactcgc
    32221 gcgagtgccg caactgccat gacttcgagt cgatgatgcc cgagttccag aaaccccgcg
    32281 cccgtcagca gcacctaaac gcgatgaccg tcggtcagac ctgtattgac tgccacaagg
    32341 ggattgcgca ctcggacgcc cgcgaccggg ccgacgaaga gtatctggaa aagcttgaag
    32401 cgccgaaccc agatttcatt cgcgaaatcc cggccgaata cctggccagt ctcgaacgca
    32461 tcgaagccaa ggaagctgcc gatgccgagg ctgagaaagc cgcgcgtgta gcccagcaag
    32521 aagccgtaca ggcccagatc gcagcagcgg ttgacgcagc cgtcgcggaa gagcgtgcca
    32581 aagcttctgg cgaagaagcc gcagccccgg caggtggcgg cagcgatgtt ggcacaaata
    32641 tcgattgggc cgctgtcccc ggtgcagata tgaaactgtt ctatcccggt caggcctcgt
    32701 ttgaatgggt tcagaacggc agatcccacg gaggagcacg tcctttgacc aagggcggag
    32761 acaagtgcac cacctgtcac gctgccgaac tggacgcgat cggcaacaag atcgtggccg
    32821 gtggggatct ggaaccaacc ccgatcccgg gcaaacgtgg tgtgatcgat gcgaccgtgc
    32881 aagccgctca tgatgatgag accttgtata tccgtctgca atggccggat gcgggccaca
    32941 accccgcccc ctttgtcgat ggcggcaaga tggacccgga caaccagatc aaggtggcca
    33001 tgatgatcac cggcactggg attgagctgg gcgatcaggt cggctgctgg gcctcgtgcc
    33061 atgcagacaa cagctacatg ccctttgacc cgggtgccga ggcgattgcc gcaaacggcg
    33121 atgtctcggg tcggctgagc acgcaggaca ctgtgaccaa atacatcagc gaaagccgca
    33181 ccgaggtcga gatcaaaggc cgccgcggta aggcgctggg tggctgggac aagctgcagg
    33241 ccgccgatca gatcgagcag tatctggccg atggcaccta tctggacctg atgcgcgtct
    33301 acgcggacgg tagcgccacc aacggctatc tgctggaaca gcgcgtggtc aatgacggtg
    33361 agatcgccgc ctcggccagc cttgatgcag gtatgtggac cgtggtcttc acccgcccat
    33421 tgaactcggg cgcagccggt gacgtgccgc tggaggccgg tcagacctat acggtgggct
    33481 ttgccatcca cgatgacttt gccgccgcac ggttccacca cgtgacgctg gataccagcc
    33541 tggcattgga cgacgacaac gccttcatca acgtcgtcaa acaataagga agaaggaccg
    33601 ggcgatccgg tcccttccgc tcaaaagagg agacttggac aatgaaaccc caacaccttc
    33661 tccctgcgct gctgcttctg gccgcgcccg catgggcaga ggacaccgcc gcgctgtgtg
    33721 ccgaagccga agagcgctat gtcgagctgt tcggtcagcc ctcctccgcc gttgaggatg
    33781 ccgatgtggt gctgatgtac aaatacacgt tctgcccagc cgagctaacc gtgaaaccgg
    33841 gcacaaccgt gcgctgggtg aatgtcgata agcgcaccag tcactcggtc ctgctgaaag
    33901 acggcagcga gcccgaaagc gaccgtttgt ttcctgagga gacggttgac ctgaccttcc
    33961 tcaccccggg tccgcaggac tatctgtgtg gcccacattg ggagacacag aacatgatcg
    34021 gcatgatcac cgtcgaaccc tgagccgagg caatcataca ggcaagccga aaggagcgcg
    34081 gggcaattcc cgcgctcctt aactttagtc aaggaggttc ctttccgatt acgccagtct
    34141 ggccgcatga cacgcccggc tcacccagca acgtcccctg atcgcacagg aattccgggc
    34201 tccgaagaca ttcagaccaa gcgagtttgc acatgagcgg taaggttttt ctgattggcg
    34261 caggccccgg tgaccccgaa ctgatgaccc tgcgcgcgct gcggatgctg caagaggcgg
    34321 acgtggtggt ctatgaccgt ctggtctcgg ccgatatcct caatctgcac gctgatggcg
    34381 cacggctgat cccggttggg aaggccccca agtgtcatac cgtgccgcag gatcgcatca
    34441 acgaaatcct cgtcgaggaa gccagcgccg gtcacaccgt tgcgcgcctt aagggcggcg
    34501 atccgatgat cttcggacgc ggctcggaag aggcggcgca tctgatggca aacggcatcc
    34561 cagtcgaata cgcgccgggc atcaccgccg cccaaggggc atcctgttcc accggcgtgc
    34621 cgctgaccca tcgcgggttg gcgacatcgg tgcaatatgt caccgggcac cgacaggccg
    34681 acaaggtgct ggatctggat tggaaacgtc tggccgaccc ggattcgacc ttggtcgtct
    34741 acatgggcgt cgccaatatc ggccagatcg ccatgggact gatgactgag aacctgcccg
    34801 gctcaactcc ggttttggcg gttggcaaag cgaccacacc tgatgagcgc cggatggtat
    34861 cccggctgga tcggctggcc gctgatgtgc gcaaggccgg gctaaaggcg cccacgctgt
    34921 tcatcatcgg caaggtagtt tcactttacg cagaacggcc tgtggccgac cttttggagc
    34981 aggcgcatgg ctaagttcgg ttccagaagg ccagcacagc aaccggctgt gagaggacgc
    35041 aaaggatggg cggcacgtgc ggttctcact tccgcagtgc ttgttgccac cacggccttc
    35101 gccgccgaca ctcttgaccc caacgcactg aagcgtcttg tccatcagga ctgcggctct
    35161 tgccacgggc tgtcgctgaa aggtggtctc ggccctgatc tgagatccga gactctggag
    35221 cactacgacg cggacgttct gaccggcgtg atcctcgacg gcatccccga caccgcgatg
    35281 cccccatggc ggcctctgat cagcgaagaa gaggccgaat ggatcgcccg ttacctgctg
    35341 gcacaggagg cacaatgaaa cagctcatcc ttaccctcgc cgccaccctt atgatgacca
    35401 ccgcccaggc tgaacccacg gcgaccggcg acctaggact tgtgatcgaa cgcgccaagg
    35461 gctcggttct tctggtggac caatccgacc gcgcagcgct ggcgcggatc gaaggtctgg
    35521 gcgatctgtc ccatgcctcg ctggtctatt cacccgatga acgctttgcc tatgtatttg
    35581 gacgagacgg cggcctgact aaggtggata tcgtcacccg ccagatcgtg aaccgggtcg
    35641 tgcaggcggg caacgccatt ggcggtgcca tttcggatga cggcgagctg gtcgctgtat
    35701 cgaattatga acctggcggt gtgcgcgtct tcgatgcgga cacgctagag atggtcgcgg
    35761 acattcctac cgacagcaaa accatcggat tggtcgatgc acccggccgc cggtttgttt
    35821 ttaccatgtg ggacacgggc gagacctgga ttgctgattt ctccaacggc gcacccgcga
    35881 tcaccaagat ccccgacata ggcaagaatc cttacgacgc gctgatcacc gcaaatggcc
    35941 gcacctatat caccggcttg tttggcgagg atggcctgac cgcgctggac ctttgggccg
    36001 agacgcccga acccatccgc gtgctgccca actatgggcg cgggcaagaa gaaatgccgg
    36061 tctacaagat gcctcatctg gaaggctggg cgctgaccgg gcgcgagttc gtactgcccg
    36121 ccgtcggcca tcacgaggtg ctgtggatcg acgccgacac tctgaccgag accggacgta
    36181 cgcagaccca tggtcagccg gtctttgcca tggcccgtcc tgacgggcgg caggtttggg
    36241 tgaactttgc ccaccctctg aacgacacca ttcaggttat tgattctgtg accaaggaga
    36301 tcattcacga attcaaaccc ggccctgccg tactgcatat ggagttcact ccgcgagggc
    36361 atgaggtctg gattagcgtg cgcgacgcca acaaggttat ggtctacgac acgcaaacgt
    36421 ttgaaaaact gcgcgagatc gacgccgaca ggccatccgg cattttcttc accgcccgtg
    36481 cgcacagaat ggggctttga catgcaacac atcaccgatc ccatcgaccg tcgtttgctg
    36541 gacgagtttc agcgcgactt tccgataaca gagcgtccgt ttcaggtgtt ggcgtctttg
    36601 ctagggctgg acgaagccga ggtgattgat cgcctaactc gcatgcaggc caccgggcgg
    36661 attacacgcg tgggtgccac catcgctccg ggcgcggttt cggccagcac cttggccgct
    36721 gttgcggccc ccgaacatcg gttggaagag attgcagccc tgatcgacgc cgaaccgggc
    36781 gtgaaccaca actaccagcg ggaggatgac tggaacctct ggttcgtcgc aaccggcccg
    36841 gatcgcaccc atgtcgatga cacccttgca cggatatcgc agcgttccgg actgcgggtt
    36901 ctggacctgc gcctcgtacg tccattcaac gtcgatttgg gcttccgtat gtcgggaaaa
    36961 acacgcaatg ttcctggcct tcgtaaggtg gatcgctcag ccatgcagcc cggagatcgc
    37021 gagttgctgc aggcgctcag ctcgggcctg accctgacag agattcctta tgccgcattg
    37081 gcacaaacgc tgggcagaga tgattccaac gtaatgggac gtatcgaagc gctgcaaaca
    37141 gcaggcataa tctctcgtct cggggttatc gtgcgccacc gggcactcgg ctggtcagcc
    37201 aatgcgatgg ttgtttggga catgccgccc gaacaggtgg acacggctgg accggcgctg
    37261 gcggcctatc ccggcgtgac gctttgctat gagcgcaacc cggtcaagga tgtctggccc
    37321 tatcgcctct attccatgat ccatgcacgc tcgcgccccg aagcgatgga ggttctggcc
    37381 gcagccgccg ctctgcccga actggcaggc gcacggaaca aagtgctgtt ctcgacccgt
    37441 tgtttcaaac agaccggcgc gttgatccaa ccgaaagagg cagcagcatg actatggacg
    37501 caaccgaccg cgtaatcctg aaccggatgc aggatgacct gccgctgacc gcgcatccct
    37561 ttgccagtgt agctcaggaa cttgggattc ccgaagacga actcctaacc cgtctcgcac
    37621 gaatgaaaga gcagcggatc atcacacgtt tcggcccgtt tttcgacgcc gctgcaatgg
    37681 gtggagcgtt ctgcctgtgc gccatggccg tgccagagga tgaattcgaa accgtcctga
    37741 ccaaagtcaa tgcgcacgcc gaggttgccc ataattatga gcgtacgcac cggctgaaca
    37801 tgtggttcgt gctggccacc gaaacgcctg aggggatcga ggccgccgct gatgcgatcg
    37861 aacgggaaac ggggatcgaa gttctccgtt tccccaaact acaggaattt ttcatcggct
    37921 tccgggtggc agcatgatcg acgttcagga cagagagatt atcgaagcgc tgcaaagcgg
    37981 tctgccgctt gtgcctgcgc cttacgcagc cgttgccgaa aagcttgggt tggacgagga
    38041 tgcccttttg tatcgtctgg cggagctgaa atcccatggt gttatccgcc gcatcgccgc
    38101 cgctccgaac cactacaagc tggggatgac ggcaaacggg atgactgttt gggatgtaga
    38161 cgacagccag attgcggaat tgggcactca gatcggggcg ctgccctttg tcacccactg
    38221 ctacgaacgt ccccgcgccc tgcccgattg gccatataac ctgttcgcca tggtccacgg
    38281 ttctgaccgg gacgaggtcg aggaaaaacg cgccgagatc accgccattc tgggcgaggc
    38341 ctgccgggcc aaggacatcc tttattccac gcgcatcctg aagaagacag ggctgcggtt
    38401 gaaaaagaaa ggctgagaca tgttccgcct gactgaatac atgcagcagc tcgtcaaacc
    38461 gacaccggtg cgcagacgcc gtcccggccc ggtgaagccg gtagtgatct ggaacctgac
    38521 gcggcgctgc aatctgaaat gccgccactg ttacaccgtt tcagcagatg tcgcgttccc
    38581 cggtgagctc agtcacgagc aagccatggt aacccttgag gatctgggcc aattccgcgt
    38641 cccggccctg atcctctcgg gtggggaacc gctggaccgg ttcgatttct tcgacatcgc
    38701 caaacgcgcc cgcgatctgg tgccgatgct ggcactgtcg accaacggta cgcggattta
    38761 cgacgaaacc gccgacatga tcgccgacgt gggcttcaac tatgtcggca tttcgctgga
    38821 cgggatcggg gccacaaatg actggttccg gggcgtcgaa ggcgcctttg ccgacgccct
    38881 gcgcggtgtt cgcgaatgta agaagcgcgg catcaaagtg ggtctgcggt tctgcctgac
    38941 cgagggcaca cagcaccacc tgcctgacct gctgcaactg tgcgacgacg agggtgtcga
    39001 caagttctac ctgtctcacc tcgtctatgc cgggcgcggt gacaagaacc gaggcgagga
    39061 tgccgagcat ttgcgcaccc gtaagggttt ggatttgttg ttggaacgcg cgtgggaagc
    39121 cgtctcaggc ggtcgtccgc tggatatcgt gactggcaat aacgatgccg atgccgggta
    39181 tttcctgaac tgggtccgga cgcatttcga cgacgacaaa gccgcccatg tgcgcgagca
    39241 tctggcggcg tggggtggga actcgagcgg gctgggcgtg gccaatatcg acaacctcgg
    39301 ccgcgtgcat cccgatacct attggtccga ttacactgtt ggcaatgtga agaccaaatc
    39361 gttttcggaa ctctggacca gcgatgaccc gatgctcgcc atgctgcgta cccgtccgcg
    39421 tcctttgaag gggcgttgcg gggcttgtca gttaaaggat gtctgcggcg gcaacacccg
    39481 catccgtgcc ttgcaactga ccggcgaccc gtgggccgag gacccggcct gctatctatc
    39541 aaacgaagaa atcggcgtgc agggcgcagg cgagcgtttg caggtcacgc cgttccgagg
    39601 gaaaagccat gatccggcgc atcaattctt ttgacacctt gaaaatcggc acattctgct
    39661 cgctgctgct gaccggcgca gcttgggctg atgcaccttc ggattatgcc gaattctgtg
    39721 cctcatgcca tggtgaaaac cgtctgggtg gagtcggtcc ggcgctgatc cccgagacgt
    39781 tgaaacggat gcgtgggcca cgcgtggcgg cggtgattgc cgaagggcgt acggccaccc
    39841 agatgcctgc gttttcgcac gagttggacg cgttgcagat cgaggaactg gcgggatggt
    39901 tgaaatctcc gctggagacc gatcccgaat ggggcgaggc cgatatcatg gccagccgga
    39961 ctctggatga tgagtacgta tcggttgacg cgcctgtctg ggacagcgac ccgatgaaca
    40021 tcacgctggt ggtggaaaca ggcgatcatc atgtcagtgt gctggacggc gatacgttcg
    40081 aggttctgga tcggttcgaa accccgttcg ccgtgcatgg tgggccgaag ttcagccccg
    40141 atgggcgcta tgtcttcatc atgtcgcgcg atggctgggt gcagaaatat gatatctggg
    40201 cgctgaaaca ggtgggccgc gtgcgcgcgg ggttaaacag ccgcaacatc gccatgtcgg
    40261 gtgacggcaa atgggtggcg gtagcgaact atttaccgaa ctcgctgacc ctgctgtcga
    40321 cagaggactt gtcggtcgcg aaagtcattg aagtcaaaag caaaaagggc gttcccagcc
    40381 gtgtttccgc cgtttatcag gcaccaccgc gcgaaagctt tgttctggcg ctgaaggatg
    40441 tccccgagat ttgggaggtg ttctacgggg ccaacccgcc gcaatccggt attggccacg
    40501 atttccgcat cgaggggcag ttcaagaacc ctgacccgtt ccccgtgcgc aagatcacca
    40561 cgcctgatta cctggacgat ttctttttcg atcagagtta tgaatacgtt atgggcgcct
    40621 cgcgtgatgg caagggcggg caggtgattg atctggtgat cggtcataag atcgcagatc
    40681 tggacctgcc ggggatgcct cacttaggtt cggggatcac ctggcagcag ggcgacacca
    40741 ccgtgatggc tacgccgcat ctgaccgatg gcacggtctc ggtgatcgac atgggaacat
    40801 gggaaaccgt caagcggatc aaaaccgaag ggccaggatt tttcatgcgc agccatgaga
    40861 attcgcctta tgtctgggcc gatgtgttct ttgggccgaa caaggacgcg atgcatgtga
    40921 tcgacaagca aagccttgaa atcgtaaaga ctttgcgccc cgcgccgggc aaaaccgtgg
    40981 cgcatgtaga attcaccaag gatggcagtc acgcgctggt ttcgatctgg gaagatgacg
    41041 gcgcggtgat cgtctatgac gcgcaaacgc tggaagaggt ccgccgcctg ccgatgcgca
    41101 aaccgtctgg gaagtacaat gtctggaaca aaatcacctt ctcggaaggc accagccact
    41161 gaaggcaaat ggccggtctg gaagctggcc atcctgcttt atccggccac ggctctgacc
    41221 gtggccatca acctgtttct ggctgggctg atcctgcaca gcgcggggtt tggtgccatt
    41281 gaaccagtac ctgcgatctt atggtccatc cccttgggcg tgcccgcctc atggctggca
    41341 gggcgctggg tgcgtggcct gatggatgag gcagacgatt gatttgaaaa gaaaatcaga
    41401 aatttgcttc acctaaccta agtcaagtcg cgactcggta gaatccaata ccccaaaggc
    41461 atagctttcc gagtcggaga ctccatgcct gccctgatcc ctctgcacaa tctccctgta
    41521 cgcgcaactc gcgcggcatg tgggttggca ggcatattcc ttctgttgtt gcaggccttt
    41581 ggaccggtgc tggcgagtcc cggtgaaagt gtctggatgg agatctgctc ggaaggcggc
    41641 gcggtctggg ttgaagttga tcttgaggag gacaccgaag acccgaccgc gtactgccca
    41701 aaatgcgccg attgcgcgct gtgcgctgtc accagtgcag cgcccgcacc cgagctggtg
    41761 cagataccgc aaatcggaaa cttccgtgtt gtacagcttc agaacagcaa atcttccatg
    41821 ttgtacaagt cgcataagct gtggcccgaa acccggggac ctccgcgccc gacccaagaa
    41881 actgctgaac gcgccctgcg cgcgtccatg gcgtccaccc taagtatcgg aggtgcgccg
    41941 tggtcgtaag tcgcgcaatc catatagtgc tggcccttgc cctgtcctgc ctgatggcga
    42001 ttagtgccca tgccgacagc ctcgccagct tcctgcccga gattgaaccc gccgatctgg
    42061 cccccggtgc tgatgccatt gggccggtcc gcgatgacgt tccggttgca cccgttctga
    42121 aggccggcga gaccgttgcc tgggccttcc taacctctga cttcgttggc accaccggct
    42181 attccggcaa accgatccat gtggtcgccg ccatcgatga tcaagcggtg ctgaccggtg
    42241 tgcaactggt caaacactcg gagcctatcg ttctgattgg catccccaac gcgcgcatgg
    42301 ttgagctgac cgaaggctat gccggtctgg acttgaaggt tgaggctgaa accggcggtg
    42361 aggggcatga cctcgatatc atctcggggg ccaccgtcac gatcatggtg attgatgaca
    42421 gtcttgtgcg cggcggcatc aaggtggcgc gggcgctggg gttgggcggt ttgtctccgc
    42481 tgcaggccga tgggccgaaa cgcgaagtcg atctggcgca ggatgcggta tacgactgga
    42541 ccaccctgtc tggcaacggc tcggtccggc gactaacgtt ggatatcggg caggtcaacg
    42601 ctgcgttcga agccaccgga gatcagcgcg ccatcaaacg ccctgaaccc ggcgaaccag
    42661 atgacaccta tattgatatg catatggcgt tggtatccgt gccgtcgatc ggcaagtcgc
    42721 tgctgggtga ggccgaatat caaaacatgg tcgactggct ggacgaaggc gagcaggcca
    42781 ttctggtgct ggggcgtggg gcctacagct tcaagggatc gggctatgtc cggggcggga
    42841 ttttcgaccg gattcagttg atccaaggcg acaattcggt gcgattcttc gacaagcagc
    42901 agcgccggtt gggcaaggtt gcggcacccg atgccccaag cttcacggaa ttggacatct
    42961 tcaagatccc cgctgaggcc gagtttgatc cggccgagcc cttccgcctg caactgttgg
    43021 cgcagcgggc tgtaggcgcg gttgagaaga cctttctgac cttcgatctg ggctacaaac
    43081 tgcccgagca gtatctgctg cccgttgcag cgccagtagt tgtcgatgac gccaccggcg
    43141 aggcggcagc caaggccgcg ctttggaaac gcatctggaa ggaccgcacg gttgagatcg
    43201 gggtgctggg cgtcatgctt ttggtgctga cggcgacatt cttcttccag ttccacgcca
    43261 ccatgaacgc ccgcgtcttc tattggttcc gcatcggata cctgaccatg acgctgttct
    43321 tcatcggctg gtacgccaat gcgcagctga gcgtggtgaa cctgatggcg ctggcaggca
    43381 gcttgcgcac cggcttctcc tgggatgcct tcttgctgga cccgttggtc ttcatccaat
    43441 ggttcgctgt cgctgccgcg ctgctgttct ggggtcgggg tgcttattgc ggctggctgt
    43501 gcccgtttgg cgcgctgcag gaactgacca acaagatcgc gcgggccttc aaggtgccgc
    43561 aatggactct gccctggggc ctgaatgagc ggctctggcc cgcgaaatac atgatcttcc
    43621 tcgtgctgtt cgggatcagt tttgtctcga tcccgctggc tgaaacctat gccgaggtcg
    43681 agccgttcaa gaccgcgatc attctgaagt tcatgcgcga ctggcccttc gtggtctttg
    43741 cgctgaccct gctggggatc gggctgttca tcgaacggtt ctattgccgc tatctctgcc
    43801 ccttgggtgg tgcgctggcg atccctgccc gtatccgcat gttcgactgg ctgcgccgct
    43861 acaaggattg cggcaccccc tgtcagacct gcgccaacga atgccccgtt caggcgatcc
    43921 accccaccgg tgagatcaat ccgaacgagt gcgtcacctg cctgcattgt caggtgctct
    43981 accagtccga ggacaaatgt cccgtcgtta tccgccagtt gaaacggcgg gccaagacag
    44041 ggtcggttca accgaaaacc cccctcggac aaccaccggc gaaccatccg aacgccaaac
    44101 cgcaaaccgt ttcctaaaaa ggaggaacga tcatgtcgga acacgataag aaactgaacg
    44161 tcacacgccg cggactgctg ggtgcatctg caaccggcgc cgtgttggcc ggaaccggtc
    44221 tgggcagcac cctgatgacc gcgaaagagg ccagcgccgc cgccaatgcc gcgctggagc
    44281 ccggcgagtt ggacgaatat tacggcttct ggtcctcggg tcagaccggc gaggtgcgta
    44341 tcctcggcgt gccgtcgatg cgcgagttga tgcgcattcc ggtattcaac cgctgctcgg
    44401 ccaccggctg gggccaaacc aacgagtcgc tgaagatcct gaccgaaggg ctgctacccg
    44461 agaccaagca gtacctggcc gccaatggca aagtcaccta tgacaatggc gacctgcacc
    44521 acccgcacat gtccttcacc gatggcacct atgatggccg ctatttgttc atgaatgaca
    44581 aggccaacac acgcgtcgcg cgcatccgct gcgacgtgat gaaatgcgac aagatcatcg
    44641 aaatcccgaa cgcgcatgac atccacggtc tgcgtccgca gaaatacccg cgcaccggtt
    44701 acattttcgc caatggcgaa cacgaggccc cgctggtcaa tgatggtgag atcctcgacg
    44761 atccgtcgca atatgtgaac atcttcaccg ccattgatgg tgatacgatg gagatcgcat
    44821 ggcaggtgat ggtgtcgggc aacctcgaca acactgactg cgactatcag ggcaaatacg
    44881 cattctcgac ctcgtataac tcggaaatgg gtatgaacct ggccgagatg accgagaatg
    44941 agctggacca cgtggtcgtg ttcaacctga aaggcatcga agacgcgatt gctgctggca
    45001 actatcagga gctgaacggc gtcaaggtcg tggacgggcg caaagaggcg ggcggtaacc
    45061 tgacccgtta catcccgatc ccgaactcgc cgcacggagt gaacgcagca cccgacaaga
    45121 aacacatcat gatcaacggc aagctgtccc cgaccgtatc cgtgatcgat gtggaaaagg
    45181 tcgatgcgct gtttgccgac aatgccgatc cacgctcggc catcgtggcg gaaccgcagc
    45241 tgggtcttgg cccgcttcac accgcgtttg atggcaaagg caacgcctac accaccctgt
    45301 ttctggacag ccaggtggtg aagtgggaca tcgccaaggc catcgaagcc tacagtggtg
    45361 cggatgttga tccgatcctc gacaaagtgg atgtgcatta tcagccgggc cacaattcga
    45421 cctcgatggg cgaaacggct gaggctgatg gcaagtggct gatttcgatg aataagttct
    45481 cgaaggaccg cttcctgaac gtcgggccgc tgaagccgga aaacgagcag ttgatcgaca
    45541 tctcgggtga taagatgaag gtggtccatg acgggccgac ctttgcggaa ccgcatgact
    45601 cgatcctcgt gcaccggtcc aaggtgaacc cggtcaatgt ctgggatcgc aacgacccga
    45661 tgtgggaaga tgcccgcaaa caggccgagg ctgatggtgt cgatctggaa gagggtgccg
    45721 aggagccgat ccgcgatggc aacaaggtgc gggtctacat gacctcgacc gcgccggtgt
    45781 tcagccttga gaagttcacc gtcaaacagg gtgacgaggt aacgttgtat gtcaccaacc
    45841 tggatgacgt ggatgacgtg acccacggtt tgtgtctgtc gaacttcggc atcgcgatgg
    45901 aggttgcgcc gcaggccacc gcctcggtca ccttcattgc cgaccgtccg ggcgtgcact
    45961 ggttctattg ccagtggttc tgccacgcgc tgcacatgga gatgcgcggc cggatgttcg
    46021 ttgagccgcg gagcgcataa ccatgcgttg gtccctgctc ataccgctcc tgctcggctc
    46081 gcccctttgg gcggcggatt gggatgtgcc caaccgggca ggggccatca acgagatact
    46141 ggcgcaggcg gcggatgggg acaccctccg cctgagcccc ggcgtttatg ccgaacgact
    46201 ggtactggac cggcccatca caattgatgg gctgggacag gccaccatcg acggccaagg
    46261 ccaaggcagc gtcatcaccg tgaccgggcc gggcgtgact gtgcgcggac tgacggtgat
    46321 cggctcaggc tcggaccatg acgggatcga tagcggtatc cagctgacca aaacggccca
    46381 tgcgccggtg gttgaggata acgtgctgct gggcaatctc tatggcgtcg atattcacgg
    46441 tgccaaggac agcatcgtgc gccgcaaccg gatcgaaggg cggcaagacc agcgcatgaa
    46501 cgagcgtggc aatggcgtct atgtctggaa cgcgccgggt gcggtggttg aggacaacga
    46561 tattcgctat ggccgcgacg gaatctttgt aaactcgtcg aagaagaaca ccttcaccgg
    46621 caacctgttt cgcgatctgc gttttgccgt gcattacatg tatgccgaca attcggtggt
    46681 cagcgacaac gtctcgatcg gcaatgatct gggctacgcg gtgatgttca cgaccaatgt
    46741 gaccgtggcc aataacgtct cgatcggcga ccgcgaacat ggcgtcatgc tgaactacgc
    46801 caacaaaagc accatcaccg gaaacgttgt gaaaggtgcg aaagagaaat gcaccttcct
    46861 ctataactcg aacaagaacg agttcactga taactggttt gaggggtgcg gcatcggaat
    46921 ccactttacc gctggcagcg agcgcaaccg catcgttggc aattcattca tcggaaaccg
    46981 gacgcaggtg aaatatgtct cgaccaaatg ggtcgagtgg tccgaagacg gacgcggcaa
    47041 ctactggtcc gatttcgccg cttatgatgt ggatggcaac ggcattgccg atgcccccta
    47101 tcgccccaat gacagtatgg accatgtgct gtggacccaa ccctcagcca aattgttgct
    47161 cggctcccct gccgtgcaac tggtgcgctg gtcgcaatcg gccttcccgg cgttgttgcc
    47221 ggggggcgtg atggacagca acccattgat gcaagcccct gaacccccag ctatgaaaaa
    47281 ggtgcctcat gacggataag gccctgtcaa tcgaccatgt tctcaaggac cgagggaaaa
    47341 cccgcgttct tgacgatatc accctctctc ttgcccccgg tcagcgcgtt gcgctgctgg
    47401 gccataacgg cgcgggcaag tcgacgctga tcaaatccat cctcggcctg acgccgatcc
    47461 atggcggagc cattcggatc ggagatgcca cccccggcag cgcgcaggcg cgtcgcgaga
    47521 cggcctatct gcccgaagcg gtgtcgtttc atcccgcttt gacagggcgc gagcagttga
    47581 ccctgtttgc gcagctttca ggcgcaaagg ccgacgtgct tggcctgttg gagcgcgttg
    47641 gtctcagcga cgcattggac cgccggatcg gtacctattc caaaggcatg cggcaacgtc
    47701 tgggtctggc gcaggtgctg ttgggtcaac cgaaagtggc tttgctggat gagccgacaa
    47761 gcgggctgga cccgatctcg cggcaggacc tttatgccat catcgacgag ctggctgccc
    47821 aaggcacagc cgttctaatt gccagccatg cgctgactga ggtcgaggcc cgtactgatc
    47881 gcatcgccat catgcgcaag ggccggatgg tcgctgatga cacgctgaac aatctgtcgg
    47941 ctctggccgg tctgccgatc cgcctgaagg tgcgcgccag tgccaatcct gatgtgctgg
    48001 ccgccgaact gggtggcaac cggatcaatg gggcatccgt tgaattgctc tgcgcacccg
    48061 aagacaagat ggaggcgctg cgccggatcg ccggattggg cgacgctgtg gcggatgtgg
    48121 aaatgacccc gcccaagctg gaagacctct atcgccacta cgcacaggag gatttgcaat
    48181 gacccgcttc ctcgccatca cccgcacaga aatgctgatc ctgcgtcgca accgctggct
    48241 gctggtcgca acactgatca tggttctgtt cgccttggcg ctgacctttg caggcagcgc
    48301 accaacgggc actttaggcg tcgacatgct gaccgtttcg gtggcctcga tgaccacgct
    48361 gtcggtctat cttgcgccgc tgctggcgct gatgatcgcc tttgacgcca tcgccggcga
    48421 cgtggatcgc ggcagcctgt cgctgctgct gtcctacccg gcggggcgcg gagaaatcct
    48481 gctcggcaag ttcaccgccc atctggccgc gctggccttt gccatgacca tcggtttcgg
    48541 caccgctggc gcagtggccg ccttctttgg cggcgcgggt ccggaaagcc tgatggctct
    48601 ggtccgcctg atcctcacat ctatcctgct gggcgctgtc tttctggcgc ttggatactt
    48661 gctgtccgcc ctggcaaagg gggccacggc ggcggcaggt ttgtcggccg ggctctggct
    48721 ggtttttgtc gtcctctatg atctgggcct gttgggggcc gtcgtcatgg acaagggcgg
    48781 caccttcacc caatccgtct ttccgtgggt gatggtggcc aacccggccg acgcattccg
    48841 tttgtggaac atcgccgcaa ccgagggcgt cgcgatagcc tcgggcatga ccggggcggc
    48901 gcaggccctg ccggtctggg ccgcgcccgc ctcgctgctg atctggccgg tgctgggctt
    48961 tgcccttgcg cgtctcgcat ttcggagagt tgagccatga gatacctagc cctgatcgct
    49021 ctggtcgcgt tgacggcctg caaagaagag gtggccgagg cccccgaccc ggttgatctc
    49081 accccggatg cgctgagtta tttctgccag atgaacatcg cggaacatgg cgggcccaaa
    49141 gggcagatcc atctggaagg ctatcccgcg cctttgttct ttgcgcaggt gcgcgacatg
    49201 ctggcctatc tgaaaagccc cgaacgtgac gccaagatca cggccgccta tgtcagtgac
    49261 atgagcgtcg cgcccagctg gcggcaaccg gggatttcca actggatcgc agccgatggc
    49321 gcgacctttg tcgttggcgc cgatgtggcc ggcggcatgg gtgcgcgcga agtcgtgccc
    49381 tttggcgacc ccgccgcggc agtggcgttc attgccgaat atggcggcgc cgccctgcca
    49441 ctgtctgata ttcccgatgc cgaagtgctg ggccccgtcg atttgaacct cgcgctggag
    49501 acgcccgcat gacccttctg acccgccgcc gtttcctggc catctcagcc gcctgcgccg
    49561 ccgtacccgc cgctgctggc aacgtcgccc aatggcgcgg tattgcgctg ggcgcacccg
    49621 ccagcctgag gctggaaggc tcgacggacg cacaggccgc gccgatcttt gctgcggtcg
    49681 aggcagagct gaatcggctg gaggatatat tcagcctcta ccggacgcac tcgcagatca
    49741 gtcagcttaa ccggatcggc cacctggtca ccccggcgcc tgagctgctg gaggtgctga
    49801 gcctgtgttc cacgcttcac gacgcttcgg gcggggtgtt tgatccgacg atccagcccc
    49861 tgtggctagc gctcgcgagt ggcgcggcgg ggtcgcaagt ggaacgtgcg cgccagacga
    49921 ttggttggga caaggttcac gtaagcgccg gtgagatccg cctgccgcat cccggacgct
    49981 cggcgattac cctgaacggg attgctcaag gtgcgatcac tgaccggatt gccgctttga
    50041 tgcgatcctt cgatctgcgc gatgtgctgg tggatatggg cgaggtcgcc acccttggcc
    50101 agcggagcaa tggcgagccg tggcgcgtcg ggctggccaa gcccgacggt gctgtcgcta
    50161 aacggatcac actgcaggac cgcgccgtcg caacctcggc ccccgaaggc accatgctgc
    50221 agggcgatca ggggcatatc ctgaacccga aagggttggg tgcgccctat caggctgtat
    50281 caatctcagc ctcgcaggca gcattggcag acgggctctc aaccgcccta tgcctgaccc
    50341 cgcgtgccaa agcaaacgcg ctgatatcgc gttttccggg cgcgcgtgtc gagatgagta
    50401 tctgagcgcg ggtaaagctt gtcgtaaggg gatggtgcct caagagggca tctaatcctt
    50461 gtttcagggt gtttcaccat gctccagatt ttcactgagt gattgttttt cagtgattta
    50521 actgcaccac cgtgttccac tatgccccac cgtatactat atatagaggg tggatagaga
    50581 ggtggatggg tgtcacgtcc tttgaataag ctcagcgcat caacgctaaa agcggttccg
    50641 ccggggaaat actccgacgg tggcggtctg tggttccatc gacgtgagga cggcggagcc
    50701 cagtggttct tgcgtgtcac tgtacacggt cgcaggcgtg agatgggttt gggctccttt
    50761 cctgaggtgt cgctcaaaga agtgcgtcag gtagccgaga actggcgggc tgttgcgcga
    50821 aaaggcactg acccaatcaa agagcgcgag cgcctcaagc gtgaggaggc cagcaaactt
    50881 caccttttga aggacgttgc agaggatgcg tttgagagcc gtaaggcaga gctgaagggt
    50941 gaagggaaag cgggtcgctg gtattcacca ctcgagctgc atgtattgcc gaagctgggc
    51001 aaagtacctg tcgtggaatt ggatcagaaa gatatccggg acacgctggc acctatctgg
    51061 cacgacaaag cagacaccgc gcgaaaggca atgaaccggc tgtctatcgt gatgcgtcac
    51121 gctgcagctc ttgggctaga tattgacctg caggctacgg ataaagcaaa ggccctattg
    51181 ggcaaacaac ggcataagcc gcaaaacatc cctgcgatgc cttggaagga tgttccagcc
    51241 ttctatcaaa gcttagatgg cggtacgacg accgaacttg cgttgcgcct gctgatactc
    51301 actgcagtgc ggtcctatcc cttgcgcaac ctgcatctag accagattga cggcgatgtt
    51361 tggacaatac ctgcggaggc aatgaaaggg cgcagggatg cgactgaaga tttccggata
    51421 cctctatcga cagcagccat ggcggtcatc gaaaaggcca aaccaatggc gcgggacggc
    51481 ttgttgtttc ccggcgttcg gcgcggagtt atatcggaca tgaccatggg ttcgttcatg
    51541 aaacgacgtg aactggttga gcgtccgcat gggttcaggt cgtcgtttcg ggattgggtg
    51601 gctgaaaccc agaatgtgcc atttgaggtt gccgaaactt gtctgggtca tgtcgtgggt
    51661 ggctctgtag agcggtcgta caagcgtacc gacttcctgg agcagcgacg cgcgttgatg
    51721 gagaagtggt caagattcat catccaacga gatacgaaaa tcgtgaggct agctgaatga
    51781 aatcaataga atccgaagat gactttctcg aagctctcag cgcaagagca aggcaacttg
    51841 ccgatagcgc gagcaacggt aaacttccta agtcatatgc tagtctcgag attcttacct
    51901 caattttctc agcatttgag ggtggcatta acaaagaaaa gattgctgct tgttatcccg
    51961 tcgctgtctg gagagaggat agagttgaag ttcctagagc gctgctaagg tcgattgttc
    52021 tgtgctggat ggaatatgtt gacgcggaaa cgagcctcac cttaggagag gcctttggac
    52081 ttgaaggtgg gggatcaggt aagcgaccta caaaggcact tcagcataag ttggaccgca
    52141 accggcgatt atcgaacctt gctattgtgg actacatctc ttcacgaatg gatgggacac
    52201 ctatcagcca ggatgctgca tttcaggcag tcgctgagtc tgagggtgta agctatgaga
    52261 cggtaaaaaa ggcctatcga aaacactctc ctgagacgct aaagaagttg gaacaaactg
    52321 gggtaaaaat ctcctgagtt ttttacccaa gcaattgatt ttaagtcaat ttaaccgaag
    52381 gtactgtgag tgcaccacgg ctctccggtg cgcacagtgg tttagaaagg gccgcgcacc
    52441 ccatcctagg ggatgcaaat gaaatatctt tcgtttcgcg aactgcagga gaaactgggc
    52501 ggtcgaggcc gtaccaccat ttaccgcgac gttgagaatg gtcgtcttcc gaagcctgta
    52561 aagctcgggt ctcgattgta ttggaatgag gccgatatcg acgctgcaat cgagaaacag
    52621 gttgctgcct aaaagaaacc cccacccgag gcacgggcgg aggcgaattc ttttaggtgg
    52681 tactgagaga atagccgaaa gcccgatgtc tttcaacaaa agaaggacaa tagatggtta
    52741 ccttcgagca aaaccaaaca atcaaaaccg aactcccgcc tgcaaacgca ctgcgcgtat
    52801 atcgctgggc cgaccttccc aacctgacgc ttctggctct ttaccgggtc actgatccgg
    52861 gtcaggaacc acgcgaaatc tatgcatcca agcacaaacg ccaagtcctt gaggggctga
    52921 tgcggtcgcc tctctacgcg gcgagctact gccgactgtc ggatcaggtt ctacccctgc
    52981 gccgcgatga cggcgtgaac ctcgaatgca agatgtaccg aggcgatgca gacaccggac
    53041 gccagaagta cggcatctac ttcctcgtcc gcaaagttga gctgatccag gcgagcgagg
    53101 ttgcggcatg agaaccgttg acctccagat ccgtacaatt cgccgcaagc atggcctttc
    53161 cgaagccgca gcacgtgtcg ttgccgcctt gtactacgga gggcgtcgtt catgagtgtt
    53221 gtcattcaga aaaatgctca ggaggaaatc cacgtttcac gtgaggaata catgggccac
    53281 gacgttatta acctgcgcgt ctggtatctc gcgaaagacg gggaaaaaca cccgaccaag
    53341 aagggggtgg cgttcagcgc cacccttctc cctgacgttc agacagcact ggcaaaactg
    53401 gtagaccaga atggtggttc ttgatggggc gtgacaagaa aaatgagcgc cggagtgagc
    53461 attggacaaa gctaattcgc aacatgatgg aggagcccgc ttggcgggcc ctctcgacaa
    53521 ctgcgcaagc attgtatccg tggctaaggc tggaatggcg tggagttgat aacaataaca
    53581 acggcaagat ttgcttgagc gtcagacaag ccgctgaacg tttaggggtg tcgtataaca
    53641 cagctgccaa ggggttccga gagttacagg caaaaggatt cattgccgtc acccgcccgc
    53701 caaaactagg caccagcgga gtcgcatctt cgccgcgatt cgaactgacc gaaatttcat
    53761 tgccgaccgc acaaggtgag tctggccgca gattgtacaa acagtggtca aaaggctcag
    53821 atttcccggt cgtaaaagcc cctgttcaca acccaactgg caaaggcgga aaaacaaaac
    53881 cctgtcttaa aaactgcgac gagaccgtcg taaattttgc gacgagaaaa acggaggcga
    53941 cgcaataaat gcgacgggcc gtatcaataa ttgcgacgaa atcacccgat ttcggcaagg
    54001 cccccgtcgc aatatttaag acatccttaa tctaccaggg ggtctggggg aaacggacac
    54061 cttttgcacc aactatccag cacaacgagg catgagcaat gaagagcgag agcaaacaga
    54121 aaacgcatac caagaatgaa cccgctttga acgacacgag ttcgacagga acggatctgg
    54181 aagtcggcaa gagagaagca actgaagcag agttggacgt catcaacgct gtgcgtgccg
    54241 acaagcgagc tcaagtcaga gcaccgaact tgaacttgga ctttgatgaa gaaacgagag
    54301 aagtctttgt cgagcacgag ggcttagacg gtatgtcggg cgccgctatg acaatgcatg
    54361 agctagggac ttctgacctt cgcttctatg aaggcatcat gaaccacatc atcccgcttg
    54421 gggatgggga caaaaccgtg tcggcccctg cttcgaattt tgtcctgtct gttgtcgcag
    54481 atgttcagcc aaaggaccaa atcgaagcga tgctggcggt tcaaatggga acaatccacc
    54541 aagccacaat ggtaatggcg cggcgcttga atcattcaaa gcatatcccg caacaagatg
    54601 cagccgaacg cgcactcaac aaactggctc gaactttcac aagccaagtc gagacgttaa
    54661 agcggtatcg ctccaaagcg gatcaaactg ttcgggtaga gcgtgttgaa gtgaaagaag
    54721 gtggccaagc cattgttggt gacgttcacc acggggggcg gggcaatgaa aaaaagtgac
    54781 tccaacccca tggaaagggc acacgcagcc ccacgatgca cggctacatc taagcgcacc
    54841 ggccttcctt gcaaaaaccc tgcggtgaaa ggttggtcag tttgccgaat gcacggtgcc
    54901 ggcggtggtc acggtcctgg caaggccaat ccggcctaca agcacggtat gtacaccaga
    54961 gcggctcagg agatgaggaa aaacatcaac gagcatgtgc gtctggctcg tgaactggat
    55021 cgactgctag atggacgctg atagaacgca cgggatttgt gcacacagaa agttggcgac
    55081 ttcgcagaag cacttggcag aaattcgcaa tcattattct ccagacgaca ccaaatgacc
    55141 tgagcgtaac ttgtctagga gattttatat gaatgaccgt ttacctgaag gtgcattgta
    55201 tccagcgagc atccttacgg attgcttcaa atcgaatgtc ggcgaccatc catgggttca
    55261 ggccaatccc gaagtcgcct tagcggttga acgcgcggtt ttggcaatgg aagcggcgtg
    55321 cggggcaatt cgggaaaagc aatccaatgg cgcagtgggc gaagacctaa gtcggcatca
    55381 agcaaaatgg cgccttcaaa tatagcgacc caactgtggc aaggatgctg acgtgaccgc
    55441 ggggaatggt gcgacgcgcc aaactcgtac cccctcattg aaatcgctaa tcccatcacg
    55501 acgcgccgca cctgcttgtt atcggtgtag cgtgtttgaa ttgtgtctga gataagaaaa
    55561 taaggggtct acgggaatcc cccaatttcg gacaaggcgc taacggggta gattgggttt
    55621 aacggaacaa cactaccact ccggataccc cctcaagaga gaggggctgg ctaagacccc
    55681 ctcatccagc ccctcaccac cttcactctc aatcatttgt gagacggtgg gttcttcccc
    55741 tactcccgaa ccgggaggcc tgcacagtat agcacaaagc ccgtcatatt cagcccgcta
    55801 taaatggggg gggtcggcag gtctattgtc ggcaaatttc gagttctgcc ctatcacgtc
    55861 gacttagtcg gatgtcggct tcgagcccga ctttgaccga cgctgctaga tgccccaatg
    55921 acagcaatgc gcagcaagcc gactttgcaa agttcaacca aagacgtgtt tccggtaatg
    55981 ttcaagcagt caatatgcgg cgctaaaacc cgcacttttg atagatttct gtttcggctg
    56041 ccatcatatt tgtgaccccg ggtttttcat cccagggtca catttatata cgcgagtact
    56101 attcggctgg catcgttgat gtttctggat caatagttga tgcaacaccg gcggcttcgc
    56161 gacgtccgtc gttccagatc gctttgatca acgcgatgca catcagcgcc atgacaatag
    56221 aaaacggcaa ggcgccgatt accatagcgg tctgaatggc cccggttccg cccgagatta
    56281 gaagaccgcc aaccaccaat gccaacgctg caccccagaa catgatgtgc ggacgtgcct
    56341 taggcccttc gtctccagct gcgttgatcg tattcacgat taacacggcc gagtcagccg
    56401 aagtgacaag gaaggtcata agcaaaatca cgatcacaac cgccatggcc caagccagga
    56461 actcggctat gggcgcaagc atgtaggtgg tcatggcaaa gatcttgtct ccattggcgg
    56521 catcaaggat cacaccattt gcgccgccgt tcagttcgag gtcgatagcg gtgccgccgg
    56581 cccatgcaaa ccagacaaag cacatcagcg acggtacgat catcgcaccc agcacgaact
    56641 cacggatgga ccgcccccgc gagatgcgcg ccaagaacaa tccgacgaaa ggtgcaaacg
    56701 cgatccacca ggcccaataa aacaccggcc accagccctg ccattgtgcc agcaggaaag
    56761 attcagaccc ttcgacgcca tccgaggcgt aaacgttgaa gctgagccag ggcagcgcga
    56821 ccagatagtc ccagatgccg acaaaaaagg ccttggcacc gaagaatgtc gctccgaaca
    56881 ggatgaagaa acccaacagg aagatcgaca acgccatgtt gatgttcgac agccacttaa
    56941 tgcctttgcc aacaccggac agagccgaca atgtcgaggc ccccatgatc accaacaagg
    57001 caacgatgat gcccaaagtg gtggctgaac cgtccgcatt agccaatccg ccgatgccga
    57061 tacgtgtcag gcccgcgacg aactgctcta caccaaatcc aagtgtctgc gccacgccaa
    57121 ggatcgtcgc aacaacggca acaatatcga tcaggtgacc aaggttgccc gaaagcgcct
    57181 taccgaagag cggcgtcagg gacgagcgga tcgtcagcgg gagcccgcgg cgatagctga
    57241 agaacgccag tgccagtcca gcaatcgcat agcacgccca tgcacccaga ccccagtgca
    57301 ggtaggacca gacataagcg gtgcgcacgt tgtctgcatc aagggcagtt gtgacaccct
    57361 gaattaccga tgggttgttc ttgaaatggg ccacgggctc cgcaacggcc caggtcaaca
    57421 ttccaacacc gataccagca ccgaacatca tcgaaaacca tgagaaattc gagaattccg
    57481 gcttttcgcc atcgacaccc aggttcagac gaccggcgga tggccagatg gccaatccga
    57541 tacagacgat cacaaacccg gtgacaaccc agatgtacca cgcggcaaac tgagccagaa
    57601 tggctgcgtt ccagtcaccg agaatcctgc cggcctgggt tggccaaacg atgcaccaga
    57661 caaccagcag actaatgatg atcttactga tcaccgtcac gtttacgctg aacccccgat
    57721 aaaaaccgtt atcagcggtc ttaatcggaa gttctgaaag aggtggcttt atcgccataa
    57781 ttaacttctc cctgtttttt tgattttcgg cagtacggtc tgcatgtttt aacccgacgc
    57841 cgatattccc aagaaaccaa tgagaccaac gatgcacaca cgttgcttcg ccaatctcac
    57901 tgggtccggg gagttaggat attccgaaat actcggcaca taaggtgcca acgtatgcac
    57961 gtgactttcg ttaatcggat ggttttccgc gtctatggct gcggctcagt ttgatcatca
    58021 atggctcccg tgtgtctcaa acagggctgc atttgcgccc attggcacag tttttggtat
    58081 atattttgtc tcttttgcag tagctgagta attatggatg acattagcag aattaatgcc
    58141 aactcaagtc gaaacctcgt ggcgctttaa gtattcgaaa tggtagcgaa tgtcggctac
    58201 gggctgacta cggtcctttg gagaaaaaat gcggatggcc gcaaagtctg cagagctgcc
    58261 gttagcctcg tcgccaagca tcaaaaagtt caccaaacgt tccccctgtt ttgttaagct
    58321 caccgaatgt gcggacgact cggcagaccc gaaatgacat gggcagagct ttatgctctg
    58381 cagaactgga tcgtgaacgg cgttcctatc ccaactgagc gcgatccaaa cgccaaagac
    58441 ctgtccatga gctggaacgt taagccaact cagatgttgg atatggcgtt catccatgac
    58501 gaccgactta ttagctctac ggcgcgctgg tggcttgtac cgcactggtt caaggaagac
    58561 gtgaagcagt ggaagcccac cactttcaat gcaaagatag aaacggcaca taaactgggt
    58621 tcgttccggg gcgcatggaa aagcagcagg tgcattatcc cggccagttt ctactatgaa
    58681 tggacaggcc ctaagggggc caaacagcct tgggttatca agacagatac caatgacccc
    58741 tgcatgtatt ttgcaggcct ctactcgcgc ctctcatcgg gtttgaacac ctgtacaatc
    58801 ctcacccgcc ctgcgttgca tcaaatcgaa cacatacatg cacggtcacc tgtaattcta
    58861 acgaacgaga acctggtgcc gtggatgtca ggtgagattg accatgacga agcgcagaac
    58921 ttgggcacgg aatgggatgg acggatgcgc tatcacaagg tcgcgccgat tggccgcgat
    58981 gatgacggac cggagttaat cgacgttatc gacgcataat ggccacgcgt agtagatccc
    59041 caaagaaagc agcggatgag aagtactttc caattagagt gcggattcaa gttcccgaag
    59101 aagggttcgg ctacaagctt ggtgagatac attgctggct aaatactcat gccggacggg
    59161 gacgctgggg ttggaatgct gacaaagtgc tttctcgcgg cgctcgggat gcggtgtctt
    59221 tctatctttt ggatgcgcga ttaattgcgc cgttcattga ggcgttcggc ctggaacttg
    59281 cgcgaggtga agcgaaccta tgcggtgaag gatcgttcaa gcacacaaat tccgttgagc
    59341 tgataacccc ggcataaagg cgtcctgtgt gtattaggca gtattacaag ttgggagtgc
    59401 caatgtccaa aatcgagcga gcactatcaa gatagagctt ttctctttct catgacaaac
    59461 agcccaccaa gacccgccaa caacatgagt atggccggag gcagcggaat tggcgcgata
    59521 ccaaatgcat ccaccccgct caaacctttg cccttccatg agaaagtgtt gtcttgagaa
    59581 ttgctcctaa taaggatgta acgtgggtca ccactgctcc atgcaagata gtactgagcc
    59641 gatccagtcc aaccgcccat ttcaccaagc gtattgtcca gaatgtcgac gccaaagttg
    59701 tcacttgatg ccgtttgaag ggtaaacgat gtatctagca cattattaac aaatttcaat
    59761 ctgttagcat tgctattgga gttgccaatc ccgccatatg ccctatacaa ccaatcacct
    59821 gcggaggaat tgaaaccatc ttctggcaac aatccgacat cccaaaagtc acacgacccg
    59881 gaacaagtga tgtcgacact ctttgatgct gcggagatag ttactgccga aacaggagaa
    59941 gcgattactg cagatgttaa agccgctaca atgaacttct tcacggtacc ctcactgggc
    60001 gagatttgcc taaactagtc acatacaagg agtattatta atcggattga tcgattcagt
    60061 caaaataccg gatagacatt aggattgatc ggtatacgac ggatggggca cgccttgagg
    60121 ggcgttggtt gctcgacttt tatagtcaag caagcttgtg tatcagattc cgcgtttcgt
    60181 tatagacaat cggtacttga ataaggttca cctacaatac ttgacccgtc tgagccgtga
    60241 tttagccgct ggtgtctcta ggtgcctata acggccgtca ggggtattaa caggcttcgg
    60301 gcgctcgcgc aggctgtggt ttgttccgac gcattgggtg ttgccgccag ccaaggcccg
    60361 aaagtatcgc aaccgcgctt aacatcatca gtaagggcat cggaacaggt atgggtgcag
    60421 gcggcgtaac agcgtacgaa cccgatttcg tcactgtgcc cgcagatccc atgacaaacg
    60481 ggaatacagc aaactgcggt gggatgacgc cagggtccac cgagtcctcc aatgacaaga
    60541 tgcactccat tgccatgcat cccggagcag cggctgagtt gaagatgaag ccttccgtgc
    60601 ctgggtttcc gcgaatgtca ttgctagcgg cgttatagac aggtgcggcg tttcctacgc
    60661 ctaatgtgtc gaaggtgaca ccatccagcg tgattgcgaa actggtaagc aggcccccag
    60721 tatcaggggc atcgaaagtg ccaatattgc cgctgatagc aatctcatag gtcacaattg
    60781 cagcgttagt tgaagaagtc gcgaaaatag tagtggcagt cgctgccagg agcgcatttg
    60841 ccatcctttt aattggggcc gtaaacattg gctttcccct acaataatta aatacaatac
    60901 caacaaaata ccagaattcc gcctgcctgt cgaattcgaa gggtgctgtg gagcggctag
    60961 gcaagaaatt cgatgggacg cattctcgcc agcaaaacac ctctcatgtg gatgcgacat
    61021 ttacattttg agacgttaag agagcgatta ggggctttgc gacagtactg tctgacagcc
    61081 aaagcaaaga gggcgcgcct accacaaacg cgcccaccaa cagggagaag aaataaactc
    61141 gcgctctcaa cacaacatga gcgccaactc gttaactgca ctcagattgc atcattctaa
    61201 gcaggtggtc agtgaagtgg gttacacagg ttgtgcaaaa agaacccaac ccaatgcggg
    61261 ccgggcaagt ctccgaggta attggtctaa ctagtctgct aatctttgaa atacagttta
    61321 tccataggcc gcgtatccac aatgtttgta gtcaatttgt tggagatcca atgctcagat
    61381 ttgcagtaat tacggcgttc gccgtcttag ccttcattat aacaccgcac gaactagaag
    61441 cggaatccat cacacgcgca gtcaagagcg gacaggctcc aaaagaagtg gttggaaaag
    61501 ggttccgtaa tttggttcgc gagaagtgga cgccagcgag ggcatacggt gctcaaattg
    61561 ttgccagtcc tccgggtaac ttcaatggaa aagccgtccg aatggaactt cgctatgggg
    61621 actgtggacg tgaaagaaag tgggacgatt gctctaaaaa taacgaaagg gtcgagt
//
