# Supplementary material for: Decoding coral resistance to eutrophication through the association of hyper‑efficient denitrifiers as key microbial allies
Source: Nat Commun. 2026 May 19;17:3938. doi: 10.1038/s41467-026-72571-w (PMC13187470; doi:10.1038/s41467-026-72571-w)
Supplement: Supplementary file 21 — Source Data [file 41467_2026_72571_MOESM21_ESM.zip › Source Data/FigureS6/AB6_denitrification.gbk]

LOCUS       contig00004            61677 bp    DNA              UNK 01-JAN-1980
DEFINITION  Genus species strain strain.
ACCESSION   contig00004
VERSION     contig00004
KEYWORDS    .
SOURCE      .
  ORGANISM  .
            .
FEATURES             Location/Qualifiers
     CDS             838..3273
                     /gene="abo_8"
                     /locus_tag="AB6_02190"
                     /EC_number="1.5.3.19"
                     /inference="ab initio prediction:Prodigal:002006"
                     /inference="similar to AA sequence:UniProtKB:Q8GAI3"
                     /codon_start=1
                     /transl_table=11
                     /product="4-methylaminobutanoate oxidase
                     (formaldehyde-forming)"
                     /translation="MKSRTKAVVIGGGIAGCSTLYHLTQEGWTDVVLVERNELTSGTTW
                     HSAAQVTNFGMNQTMVGLKSHSIRLYKKLAEDPDYPINYHHGDGGIRLANTEAQMQGYR
                     HFASMARGMDVHFEVIDAQECARRHPLISTENLIGGLWDPLDGDIDPAQLCQALARRAR
                     KAGAEVYRNTPVTALTQHSDDTWTVHTEHGDIDCDVVVNACGYRVNEVGAMMGVHHPVA
                     SMEHQYFLTEEIPAIRDAGHRMPLLRCPISDYYCRQEKNGLLLGFYEQNCKTWGMDGID
                     PNFVNALCPDDLDRVTDVLEGAFARMPALMEAGVHTVVNGPITYTIDGAPLVGPIPGKR
                     NAFCIIGLRAGLGEGGGHGWLLAQQIVHGEACYDTWCLDPRRFTGHANVELTALKAIED
                     YQNEFRFHFPHEHRPAGRPAKTTPLTPVLAAEGAEFTVINGWERVDYIKPSPEFTHALS
                     FDFDETFDLVAAEVASVQAGVGLAEVNGFNRIEITGADRHSFLDRMLCGIVTRKTDRVG
                     LGYLLNQHGMIKAEATVANLPASDRGPERVWYGSAAASEFHDMDWLIRHIRADEDVQLR
                     SLTNDQTILILAGPKSRDVLSTCARGDWSAQAFPWLSLRECYVGFAPATVMAVSFSGEL
                     AYEIHVPNASLYAAYLALRQAGEAHGLNLFGARAVESMRMEKSFLHWKADLITEFDPFE
                     TGLERFVKLDKSDFIGRDALLKRQSNGPRKKLVALQLQATDRPAHPGASLMQDGQVVGT
                     VTSGAWGHRVGLNLAHAFVNPALAEVGTEIDLDSCGQIVRATIIPPSPYDPGFDRVKA"
     gene            838..3273
                     /locus_tag="AB6_02190"
                     /gene="abo_8"
     CDS             3355..4335
                     /locus_tag="AB6_02191"
                     /inference="ab initio prediction:Prodigal:002006"
                     /codon_start=1
                     /transl_table=11
                     /product="hypothetical protein"
                     /translation="MLHVSKALSLRWLEVFRLVAKSGSIQQAASETGLSISTVSNHLRS
                     LEAALGVELVDHGRRPMGLTPAGEVFARYVRDGLTVLKRGEAEIRSGNWKHATDLRLAL
                     IDDFDNQIAPDLFRFLAQALPRCSFRHYTRPSHEILANLQEHKLDAGVATRPSERTDGL
                     IEYPLMRDPFIVILPMSYQGAPENLLKPDAELPLLRYSRDYMIGKQIEIQLTRSKYNLP
                     NRFEMECNHSIIGLVAEGSGWAITTAACFHRAQRFHDSVKALPFPGRNFVRTVSLFTTE
                     VYPETTSKLIQKVMTQLIRQHFTEPMAGSHGWLKNDFRTMEGEAA"
     gene            3355..4335
                     /locus_tag="AB6_02191"
     CDS             complement(4332..5357)
                     /gene="cytR_1"
                     /locus_tag="AB6_02192"
                     /inference="ab initio prediction:Prodigal:002006"
                     /inference="similar to AA sequence:UniProtKB:P0ACN7"
                     /codon_start=1
                     /transl_table=11
                     /product="HTH-type transcriptional repressor CytR"
                     /db_xref="COG:COG1609"
                     /translation="MSKLRTAPTLDDVAKMAGVSTATVSRCLNTPDRVVKSTRERVQSA
                     VDALGYMPNFAARVMAAKRSLTVGAIIPTMENAIFARGLQAFQEELHTHGYTLLVSSSA
                     YKPEIEEEQIRTLIARGADALLLIGHDRAPQIYTELERRKIPALIAWSFLPDAQLPSVG
                     FDNRAAMAELADRVIGLGHRRIGVISGIRSGNDRARLRIEGIEQAAARHGISPLDLTII
                     EISYEIENGAAAFDRLMSQSVRPTAVLCGNDVLAVGALHRAREMGLNVPRDVSITGFDD
                     IELARIVSPALTTVHVPHREMGRRAAMELVSMLEQQSDGTGSRLDTHIVERQSLGPPAK
                     G"
     gene            complement(4332..5357)
                     /locus_tag="AB6_02192"
                     /gene="cytR_1"
     CDS             5495..5680
                     /locus_tag="AB6_02193"
                     /inference="ab initio prediction:Prodigal:002006"
                     /codon_start=1
                     /transl_table=11
                     /product="hypothetical protein"
                     /translation="MFLTASVIVFVIYFANVAMGAFAGGAFLGDVGEMMVLFAASILFV
                     VAILKKEADRNAERDG"
     gene            5495..5680
                     /locus_tag="AB6_02193"
     CDS             5705..6850
                     /locus_tag="AB6_02194"
                     /inference="ab initio prediction:Prodigal:002006"
                     /codon_start=1
                     /transl_table=11
                     /product="hypothetical protein"
                     /translation="MNKDKLELASAERRNFLKLSATGAFTAALVAGAGGVLWSSEATAQ
                     TAKEERERENAADHVMTIATAYVLGASRSYPIMQLDLKENIQNATNGKVYVKLAPGGQL
                     GAGGSLVQKVQGGTIQAAQHSLSNFAPFASTVDLINMPYLCGSNQKFTNLVNSDTWKNE
                     VHPKVEAAGFKALFYVVIDPRVVAVRQGGNAIITPGDMSGVKFRVPGSKMLQQYYRMAG
                     ANPTPVAWGETPSAIKQGVADALDPSVGALFVFGFKDILSHVTFTQAVPDSQVYSCNLE
                     WFNSMPPDVQEGIMWGAEMTAHQNLAKVPSARAYAMAELNKAGVEFHSLSSDQLAEWES
                     VGGYQNAEWDPFKTELAGSMDAFEKLVEAAGTQGKYYVHDA"
     gene            5705..6850
                     /locus_tag="AB6_02194"
     CDS             6963..7475
                     /locus_tag="AB6_02195"
                     /inference="ab initio prediction:Prodigal:002006"
                     /codon_start=1
                     /transl_table=11
                     /product="hypothetical protein"
                     /translation="MTLLQNIDRNAERWLLLVFYVMLVITMAIEVLRREIFAFSSIWGE
                     EIVRYSFIYLAWIGAAAAVKERAHIRIDVIMHYLGPRPKALLYILGDLVMFGVAVIALY
                     WSYEAVHVSAKFGSVTDGLRVSKVWFLMAVPTGFALMIWRLIQSLMRDLKCLRDGTPVF
                     EGDKLFD"
     gene            6963..7475
                     /locus_tag="AB6_02195"
     CDS             7487..8815
                     /gene="dctM_6"
                     /locus_tag="AB6_02196"
                     /inference="ab initio prediction:Prodigal:002006"
                     /inference="similar to AA sequence:UniProtKB:Q9HU16"
                     /codon_start=1
                     /transl_table=11
                     /product="C4-dicarboxylate TRAP transporter large permease
                     protein DctM"
                     /db_xref="COG:COG1593"
                     /translation="MLWGSLNQTVELGWDFYLPVILFVGLIALAVPVWAAIGTAAIVML
                     VMSGDLPLSLVGESLFTGIDAFALTAVPLFILTGDVLVRTGLSRKFLDVAEALTCFAKG
                     GFGSATVLVCGMFAAISGSDAAGAAAVGRMTINRLVESGYPRPYACALVAAGACTGILI
                     PPSIAYIIIGLVLGISASTLFLAALIPGLAILVSILVTNIIMNRIYAYEGGGMMTMGEW
                     LANLGKALKSGWYAFIVPGIIFYGIFSGRLTPTEAGATAVVVTIIMGFILRTLTLADFP
                     SMLVSSAKVNGVILPIIAFSAPLAEALAIMGVPQGFVTAVTSMTDDPYLLILLMIGILI
                     AAGCVMETTPNIVILAPILKPLADNIGMNEIQFCIMMITALGVGFITPPLGLNLFVVSG
                     ITGESILKIAARAVPFVLTMLIVVILIAYVPAVSTTLLPAIYQ"
     gene            7487..8815
                     /locus_tag="AB6_02196"
                     /gene="dctM_6"
     CDS             8828..10135
                     /gene="hpsN_2"
                     /locus_tag="AB6_02197"
                     /EC_number="1.1.1.308"
                     /inference="ab initio prediction:Prodigal:002006"
                     /inference="similar to AA sequence:UniProtKB:Q46N53"
                     /codon_start=1
                     /transl_table=11
                     /product="Sulfopropanediol 3-dehydrogenase"
                     /translation="MPRDYLKKATLTAQSHASEVHDTVKTILAEIEAGGDAKALEYAAK
                     FDKFEGNVLMTQAEIDAAIALVPEKLKADIRFAHDNVRRFAEAQKATVSDVEVEIVPGV
                     TAGQKAIPVDAAGCYVPGGRYSHIASAIMTVTTAKVAGCRHITACSPPRPGEGVAPAIV
                     YAAHICGADSILAMGGVQGVAAMTYGLFGLPRANILVGPGNQFVAEAKRILYGKVGIDM
                     IAGPTDSLILADSSADAHVVATDLVSQAEHGYNSPVWLVTDDRALAEKVMELVPALIEN
                     LPELNRENASAAWRDYAEVILCGDREEMAACSDAYAPEHLTVQAEDLEWWLDRLTCYGS
                     LFLGEETTVSYGDKATGTNHVLPTSGAASYTGGLSVHKYMKIVTWQRATREGSKPIAIA
                     TARISRLEGMEGHARAADVRLAKYFPDEQFDLSADG"
     gene            8828..10135
                     /locus_tag="AB6_02197"
                     /gene="hpsN_2"
     CDS             10128..10889
                     /gene="gno_1"
                     /locus_tag="AB6_02198"
                     /EC_number="1.1.1.-"
                     /inference="ab initio prediction:Prodigal:002006"
                     /inference="similar to AA sequence:UniProtKB:P50199"
                     /codon_start=1
                     /transl_table=11
                     /product="Gluconate 5-dehydrogenase"
                     /translation="MDDPRTLFDLTGRVACVTGASSGLGRQAAKVLAAAGAKVVAVARR
                     HDALAGLVAKIGNSAAMVATNIADRDQIAAVAQDISDPFGPPDILIHAAGINTREAADD
                     VTSQGWDATLALNLSAPFFLSQALVPAMKDKGWGRIVTFASLQTTRAFPGGIAYGATKA
                     GIGQLTRAMAEAWSPHGITANAIGPGFFPTELTQAVFDDAKRAERNAAQTCIGRNGRME
                     DINGPILFLCSKASDYVTGQVLMVDGGFTAK"
     gene            10128..10889
                     /locus_tag="AB6_02198"
                     /gene="gno_1"
     CDS             10886..11866
                     /locus_tag="AB6_02199"
                     /EC_number="1.1.1.401"
                     /inference="ab initio prediction:Prodigal:002006"
                     /inference="similar to AA sequence:UniProtKB:P0DOW0"
                     /codon_start=1
                     /transl_table=11
                     /product="2-dehydro-3-deoxy-L-rhamnonate dehydrogenase
                     (NAD(+))"
                     /translation="MKALVYEGVEHVAYRDMPDAAPQDAEHLIRVEAVGICGSDMHAYL
                     GHDARRPAPLILGHEAAGVIVGGPRDGDRVTINPLVHCGTCTACQSGRVNICPNRQIIS
                     MPPREGAFAQYVAMPDRNLVTVPDNVPLAKAALAEPLAVSWHTARLGLEALHPAMDRRA
                     LVIGGGAIGLAAALALKAMGVSDVTITEPNDARRTYVASICPFNLRAETTETFPLVIDA
                     VGFAATRQAASALVEPGGVIAHVGLGDGGGGLDIRRMTLQEITFIGTYTYTVEDFRQTA
                     SAIFDGRLGALDWIEMRPLSEGAEAFRQLRNGSVAVPKIILTPWD"
     gene            10886..11866
                     /locus_tag="AB6_02199"
     CDS             11890..12300
                     /locus_tag="AB6_02200"
                     /inference="ab initio prediction:Prodigal:002006"
                     /codon_start=1
                     /transl_table=11
                     /product="hypothetical protein"
                     /translation="MYQKILVPMALDHDISPHTLQVARALAADDCEIVALHVYEMPQGS
                     VSAYLDKDVVDEGFRAALNLLRDKVSGLEGVRPEIIKGHTARTIIDFANEHSFDCIVIG
                     SHKPGLSDYFLGSTASRVVRHAGCAVHVHRRT"
     gene            11890..12300
                     /locus_tag="AB6_02200"
     CDS             12351..12857
                     /locus_tag="AB6_02201"
                     /inference="ab initio prediction:Prodigal:002006"
                     /codon_start=1
                     /transl_table=11
                     /product="hypothetical protein"
                     /translation="MNIDKKITDDLVANDISFVTTVPCKQLAGVIAEIDAHDSIYHIPS
                     NKEDEGMGLCAGAWMGGKRPAIIMQNTAIGVTINTLATLIQYYRMPLPMLISYRGELRE
                     PIACQVEMAVHTKALLAQLNIPTYHFHNQADVEELDAILKYTFMCNKPVAILTDANFWG
                     GYGDQ"
     gene            12351..12857
                     /locus_tag="AB6_02201"
     CDS             12854..13408
                     /locus_tag="AB6_02202"
                     /inference="ab initio prediction:Prodigal:002006"
                     /codon_start=1
                     /transl_table=11
                     /product="hypothetical protein"
                     /translation="MIRSDVLKEIAPILRDQLVVCNIGIPSQELHAIDDQPSNFYMLGT
                     MGLASSIGLGLALSQPKPVIVIDGDGSVLTNLGTLPTIANNVADNYILLIVDNGSYGST
                     GDQPTYAGQKTSLTKMAEAAGCERVIECQAEDTGRVLQEALDAKQMTIIVCKCESGNAK
                     MPPITTDPVVIRDRFMKAVMA"
     gene            12854..13408
                     /locus_tag="AB6_02202"
     CDS             13408..14505
                     /gene="mdlB"
                     /locus_tag="AB6_02203"
                     /EC_number="1.1.99.31"
                     /inference="ab initio prediction:Prodigal:002006"
                     /inference="similar to AA sequence:UniProtKB:P20932"
                     /codon_start=1
                     /transl_table=11
                     /product="(S)-mandelate dehydrogenase"
                     /translation="MLATIHSAEDARRLARRRLPWMVFDYIDGAAGTGQGAIRNRAALD
                     AMTLCPRVLRDVSERTLETRLFGKPAQRPFGIAPMGMCNLSAPGADLMLARLAARYAIP
                     LGVSTVASTPMEKLIEIAEGHAWFQLYFSGDGAGTFKLVDRAKSAGYKTLVLTVDVPEV
                     GRRPRELRHGFKMPFRIGPQQFLDFAIHPRWSLATLRSGKPQMANFLMEGYEFDRTESR
                     AKATWETLARLRDQWDGNLVLKGILDPEDALAAKSAGADAVQVSSHGARQLDSAPAAFD
                     ALRLIRDAVGPEYPLFYDSGLRSGEDAVKVMISGANFVFFGRVMQYAIAAAGEAGLHQL
                     WDVLSDEFSITMAQIGATSIDDLNP"
     gene            13408..14505
                     /locus_tag="AB6_02203"
                     /gene="mdlB"
     CDS             complement(14551..15261)
                     /gene="yfcG_4"
                     /locus_tag="AB6_02204"
                     /EC_number="1.8.4.-"
                     /inference="ab initio prediction:Prodigal:002006"
                     /inference="similar to AA sequence:UniProtKB:P77526"
                     /codon_start=1
                     /transl_table=11
                     /product="Disulfide-bond oxidoreductase YfcG"
                     /db_xref="COG:COG0625"
                     /translation="MIDFYYSPTPNGWKVAIMLGETGLEHRTVLMNLRAGDQFTPAFRS
                     ISPNAKMPAIVDHDAPDGPQTVFESGAILLYLAERTGQFGPQTPAERIAFNEWLFWQAA
                     NQGPMGGQLSHFVNYSPEDQPYAHKRYKGEFERALAVMETWLQGREYMLDRYSIVDMMC
                     FPWAFIAKPLGVSLDGFPNVAAWRQRIKARPAVIDAINLHKDAQFSGKATAQQHATLFN
                     QSAAHLMTEPTKPT"
     gene            complement(14551..15261)
                     /locus_tag="AB6_02204"
                     /gene="yfcG_4"
     CDS             complement(15258..16430)
                     /gene="uctC_3"
                     /locus_tag="AB6_02205"
                     /EC_number="2.8.3.19"
                     /inference="ab initio prediction:Prodigal:002006"
                     /inference="similar to AA sequence:UniProtKB:A9X6P9"
                     /codon_start=1
                     /transl_table=11
                     /product="Acetyl-CoA:oxalate CoA-transferase"
                     /translation="MTQSENLRRNGPMSGVRVVDLTAVVSGPMSTMILADQGADVIKIE
                     RAEGDFTRHVATRRGGHSASYLNNNRNKRSVVADLKNPDDIEMIKSLVKTADVFIQNFR
                     PGVVDRLGLGYEVLSALNPRLVYMSISGFGFDGPLANKPVYDPLIQALSALTTVQAGSD
                     EERPRLVRTILPDKLTAVQASQAVTAALFARERTGQGQKVTLSMLDTVTAFLWASDMNG
                     HTFVGDEMEKEESQSFHDLIYKVKGGYLSISVMLNKHWEALAHATGRLDILEDERFKTP
                     ELRDINRHARLELTQTIVQDIDRDALLTELEGAGVPCAPVLTRQEMRQHPQLHANGMIV
                     EYDHPTAGRLRQTRPAAVFHGTPATDLRPAPELGEHTDAVRAEAQAGDAS"
     gene            complement(15258..16430)
                     /locus_tag="AB6_02205"
                     /gene="uctC_3"
     CDS             16754..17578
                     /locus_tag="AB6_02206"
                     /inference="ab initio prediction:Prodigal:002006"
                     /codon_start=1
                     /transl_table=11
                     /product="hypothetical protein"
                     /translation="MKLLSSTALALMVSATVAYAAGGGACAVDKTLVEGTLTIATGNPA
                     YYPWVMDDAPESGQGFEAAVAYAIADKMGFSSDDVTWVRTSFDEAIQPGAKNFDFNMQQ
                     YSITPEREEMVDFSLPYYASAMAVLTTQNVVDNGAQATLDSLKGLKWGAVATTTALPIL
                     NDLIQPASDPLLYNDNADVNAAIMAGQIDAALYDLPTALYLSAVVVEGGALLGQFPPDK
                     SENPDQFGLLMEEGNPLKECVDAAISELTESGELAAIEAQWLAEATGVPVIE"
     gene            16754..17578
                     /locus_tag="AB6_02206"
     CDS             17579..18439
                     /locus_tag="AB6_02207"
                     /inference="ab initio prediction:Prodigal:002006"
                     /codon_start=1
                     /transl_table=11
                     /product="hypothetical protein"
                     /translation="MSETSVQNKATERSSSAPTRREVYEAGIRRRSNRIALTSTAIVVL
                     AIVVLVPLAPGWDAVQRAFFNGRVFAATFPGLLEAFLLNVMIFAWSAPLIAITGLAIAL
                     CRDTRAPALFPLRLFGIAYTDVFRGLPVVLVIYIIGFGVPGLGLPRPWNSPYIWGTLAL
                     VLVYSAYVAEVIRSGIDSIHQSQRSAAASLGLSDQDTMRFVVLPQAVRNVVPANMNLFI
                     ALQKDVALLSFIGPVEIFRQAGVYKSLYANFTPYVGAALIFLALTIPATRYADYLMNKQ
                     NRART"
     gene            17579..18439
                     /locus_tag="AB6_02207"
     CDS             18436..19167
                     /gene="glnQ_2"
                     /locus_tag="AB6_02208"
                     /inference="ab initio prediction:Prodigal:002006"
                     /inference="similar to AA sequence:UniProtKB:P27675"
                     /codon_start=1
                     /transl_table=11
                     /product="Glutamine transport ATP-binding protein GlnQ"
                     /translation="MTTKLSLRGVRKRFGDHEVCKGIDLDVAEGEMVCLIGASGSGKST
                     LLRCMNLLEPIDDGAIWLDGVDISEPGLDPQPVRQQIGIVFQSYNLFPHMTAAENVMLA
                     PRRVRGLSRQDLLPRVTQLFARFGLGERMGHYPDQLSGGQQQRVAIIRALAMEPQIMLF
                     DEITSALDPELVGEVLDVLRDLRQQGMTMVLATHEMGFARELADKVCFLDAGRILEQGP
                     PEVLFAAPQEERTKAFLARVL"
     gene            18436..19167
                     /locus_tag="AB6_02208"
                     /gene="glnQ_2"
     CDS             complement(19250..19888)
                     /locus_tag="AB6_02209"
                     /inference="ab initio prediction:Prodigal:002006"
                     /codon_start=1
                     /transl_table=11
                     /product="hypothetical protein"
                     /translation="MPDSLFPVEFLPTGAFHARDLNLVDLDQVPHFRAFQTRYPNPLGF
                     RPAPSRFSDPRIGSGTADTYATVYFGTSIETCVLEAIIRDSGLGADKEGIPISRKYLQG
                     WSIVQIATTEPLKLLDLRGSGTLSYRVPTDAVRAQSHELGQIWSLAIHEHKDQPDGIIF
                     SSRLNEQSNVAVFERGMTKVRSVRSEPLFSYGAELAEILDKYQVALIDP"
     gene            complement(19250..19888)
                     /locus_tag="AB6_02209"
     CDS             complement(19888..20673)
                     /locus_tag="AB6_02210"
                     /inference="ab initio prediction:Prodigal:002006"
                     /codon_start=1
                     /transl_table=11
                     /product="hypothetical protein"
                     /translation="MPGGVEVSSFDMNASDADLGAALRTMLSNLGEEEVVAFGHSSEPS
                     IPQTGNPSTQKAFYGVEHAVSNVEYVQGSVRIHTDIAAAKTLTAGVKKGSKGKHARGGR
                     REKSYTLAKFVEVSKSTGSVVNSPLEKALRAAERRGVAASKAVLAGDEMLTTPQLADLI
                     GVTRQAIDKRRKSGQLLALRGGPKTLKYPEWQILPTGETIEGLSEVIDRLDGDAWTAYR
                     MLTETFPDAQGEPVYEKLRRGETSKVLAHIDGVLGGSTT"
     gene            complement(19888..20673)
                     /locus_tag="AB6_02210"
     CDS             complement(20958..21659)
                     /locus_tag="AB6_02211"
                     /inference="ab initio prediction:Prodigal:002006"
                     /codon_start=1
                     /transl_table=11
                     /product="hypothetical protein"
                     /translation="MPHEAQKAIARQSILLRSLPDQHVETLLSHAIWRQYDRGETIFLQ
                     EETAKAVHVVLAGWIKLFRITPTGAEAVVSVFKRGDSFGEAVALRNVPYPVSAEAVSAC
                     ELMHIPSPILISLMKEDPEIGISILASTFTHLHSLVAQLEQLKAQTGAQRVAEFLLNLC
                     DSDEGRCDVSLPYDKMLIAGRLGMKPESLSRAFSRLKTVGVKINRNHAEISDIDALRSY
                     VEDESPSGKSW"
     gene            complement(20958..21659)
                     /locus_tag="AB6_02211"
     CDS             21847..23070
                     /gene="hemA_2"
                     /locus_tag="AB6_02212"
                     /EC_number="2.3.1.37"
                     /inference="ab initio prediction:Prodigal:002006"
                     /inference="similar to AA sequence:UniProtKB:P18079"
                     /codon_start=1
                     /transl_table=11
                     /product="5-aminolevulinate synthase"
                     /db_xref="COG:COG0156"
                     /translation="MDYERFFTQRLNALRDEGNYRVFIDLQRRCGFFPNARHTDGTAER
                     DVRIWCSNDYLGMGQHPAVIAAMHDALDRCGAGAGGTRNISGTTHDHVLLEAELADLHG
                     KEAALLFTSGYVSNWAALGTLAAKIPDLIVFSDALNHASMIEGIRHSRAQKVIWAHNDL
                     ADLEAKLAAADPDAPKMIAFESVYSMDGDIAPIKEICDLADKYGAMTYLDEVHAVGLYG
                     PRGGGIAEREGLMDRLTVIEGTLGKAFGVVGGYIAASAALCDFVRSFASGFIFTTALPP
                     SVAAGAASSIRHLKQSNVERDLQKARVAQVRARLDAQGIPHLPNPSHIIPVMVGDPVKC
                     KFISDTLLEEFGIYIQPINYPTVPKGTERLRITPSPVHTDEDIDHLVGALSALWQRCQI
                     ARMPMAAQ"
     gene            21847..23070
                     /locus_tag="AB6_02212"
                     /gene="hemA_2"
     CDS             complement(23126..23383)
                     /locus_tag="AB6_02213"
                     /inference="ab initio prediction:Prodigal:002006"
                     /codon_start=1
                     /transl_table=11
                     /product="hypothetical protein"
                     /translation="MKGAHGYHLTRAWLALLALSLGSAALTVLHLPAAVLSAGILLLAL
                     IKARVILAQYLDLTHSPAWLRGFTAVFTAFSVLIFALYLI"
     gene            complement(23126..23383)
                     /locus_tag="AB6_02213"
     CDS             complement(23380..23928)
                     /gene="ctaE_2"
                     /locus_tag="AB6_02214"
                     /EC_number="1.9.3.1"
                     /inference="ab initio prediction:Prodigal:002006"
                     /inference="similar to AA sequence:UniProtKB:Q9AEL8"
                     /codon_start=1
                     /transl_table=11
                     /product="Cytochrome c oxidase subunit 3"
                     /db_xref="COG:COG1845"
                     /translation="MSDSSLIDELPGELLMWVLIISELLVFGAGLIVFMGVRLTDPTGF
                     AEAQSHLHRTGAALNTGVLVTSGYLAAMALHWRQTTRRGAARLALIGAAMLGVVFLIIK
                     GAEYADKAAQGISFETHPFFLFYYLLTGFHAAHVLAGVLILLMVAWRDDPRNIEAGAQF
                     WHMVDLVWIILFPVIYLLG"
     gene            complement(23380..23928)
                     /locus_tag="AB6_02214"
                     /gene="ctaE_2"
     CDS             complement(23925..25841)
                     /locus_tag="AB6_02215"
                     /inference="ab initio prediction:Prodigal:002006"
                     /codon_start=1
                     /transl_table=11
                     /product="hypothetical protein"
                     /translation="MVRIDFEPWEPEETIGKLWHTLASRLDAPKVHDGAAVDLSEVAGR
                     LAVLFRGLGGSPGVELRPVSPEISRHRLSWRRKLATEAELMPRASFDGEVLRLPDRLAV
                     YPLREANGALYVWLAAAAAHAGTRTDETDLLRADLRALAAARQMVRDTLEDAPGLRPLY
                     AELCKGLLHQRSVPDLPPAEAAVESIIRNMLGDPDPLSDRARAYLDLQAEAPRGYQRFR
                     PVPLWPELRTVGFSEHNEVENPDSEGEPEESGEKTHRARRRKSDQANRSDSFILHKFEA
                     ILSWAEFLNINRRIDDDDPDNAKKAADDQEEIGLGQISKAPPTKLKLHLDLAPEDVNRE
                     RLSGRILYPEWDVRTGQYLPDHVNVLLSDADIRDDAAEFGKDPATARRIRAVKRQFEAL
                     RPGRVMTRGHLDGDQLDIEAAVRAETDRFASGEGNERIWMQSRPEARDLAVSILLDVSR
                     STESAVTGRAVIDIEREALAALAWGLNACGDDFAIHAFSSLKRQRVYVQRCKQFDEPMG
                     CTVEQRIASLRPGHYTRLGAAIRHCSADLAAQSRKRRLLLVITDGKPNDLDHYEGRHGI
                     EDTSMAVREARRAGQSVFGVTIDKTGKSWFPRMFGQGGFAVIPDPHRLTMALPQIYRQL
                     VGA"
     gene            complement(23925..25841)
                     /locus_tag="AB6_02215"
     CDS             complement(25851..26660)
                     /gene="nirQ"
                     /locus_tag="AB6_02216"
                     /inference="ab initio prediction:Prodigal:002006"
                     /inference="similar to AA sequence:UniProtKB:Q02441"
                     /codon_start=1
                     /transl_table=11
                     /product="Denitrification regulatory protein NirQ"
                     /db_xref="COG:COG0714"
                     /translation="MDGSIKLSEGAANAPFYLPQGDECDVFCAAYNNDLPVLLKGPTGC
                     GKTRFVGHMAARLGRPLYTVACHDDLAAADLIGRYLLKGGETVWADGPLTRAVREGAIC
                     YLDEVVEARKDVTVVLHPLTDDRRILPIDRTGEELEAAPGFMLVASYNPGYQNILKTLK
                     PSTRQRFISLEFDFPSPEMEAEVVAKESGLSLERCKPLIRLANKLRGLKGQDLEEGVST
                     RLVVYAATLIAQGMSTDRAILAAMVEPLTDDEDIKRGLLDLVTAVFG"
     gene            complement(25851..26660)
                     /locus_tag="AB6_02216"
                     /gene="nirQ"
     CDS             complement(26666..28033)
                     /gene="norB"
                     /locus_tag="AB6_02217"
                     /EC_number="1.7.2.5"
                     /inference="ab initio prediction:Prodigal:002006"
                     /inference="similar to AA sequence:UniProtKB:Q59647"
                     /codon_start=1
                     /transl_table=11
                     /product="Nitric oxide reductase subunit B"
                     /db_xref="COG:COG3256"
                     /translation="MKYESQKVAYAYFAFAMGLFAIQVIGGLLAGLIYVFPNFLADLLP
                     FNIVRMLHTNALIVWLITGFFGAAYFLIPEEAEREIHSPTLAYAQLAILILGTLGVVLT
                     YTFNLFEGNWLLGKEGREFLEQPKWVKAGIVVAALIFLYNVSMTVLKGKKTAITNILLL
                     GLWGLALLFLFAFYNPGNLSLDKQYWWYVVHLWVEGVWELIMASILAYLMLKLTGVDRE
                     VVEKWLYVIVAAALFSGILGTGHHYYWIGTPGYWQWIGSIFSSLEVIPFFAMMAFAFVM
                     VWKGRRDHPNKAALLWSLGCATLAFFGAGVWGFLHTLHGVNYYTHGTQITAAHGHLAFY
                     GAYVCLNLAIFSYAMPILKNRDPYNQVLNMGSFWLMSSGMVFMTFVLTFGGTVQTHMQR
                     VVGDYFMDVQDQIAIFYWMRLGSGVVVVLGALLFIYSLWVPRKEVIEPGAAETPAE"
     gene            complement(26666..28033)
                     /locus_tag="AB6_02217"
                     /gene="norB"
     CDS             complement(28050..28499)
                     /gene="norC"
                     /locus_tag="AB6_02218"
                     /inference="ab initio prediction:Prodigal:002006"
                     /inference="similar to AA sequence:UniProtKB:Q52527"
                     /codon_start=1
                     /transl_table=11
                     /product="Nitric oxide reductase subunit C"
                     /db_xref="COG:COG2010"
                     /translation="MREVMTKSMARNIFYGGSLFFILIFLALSAHSHLYILRSENTAKL
                     DESVVRGKHVWEKHACINCHTILGEGAYYAPEVGNVMTRWGVLDDPESAFESLKGWMEA
                     QPTGIPGRRQMPNFNLSDEEIRDLANFLIWTDNIDAQDWPPNEAG"
     gene            complement(28050..28499)
                     /locus_tag="AB6_02218"
                     /gene="norC"
     CDS             complement(28589..29770)
                     /locus_tag="AB6_02219"
                     /inference="ab initio prediction:Prodigal:002006"
                     /codon_start=1
                     /transl_table=11
                     /product="hypothetical protein"
                     /translation="MPTIITRVFGEGFRVFFLSAGLYGLFVGLVWGLWLSVPYLAPNYG
                     MTPPMWHAHEMVFGYATAALGGFFLTAVPNWTGAADARVRFITLAAAMWLAGRMAMWFS
                     GMISPVLVAAVDLTFVPILAAKIATQLMRRPKPQNMIFLLLLVFIWVADLLTHLEWMGV
                     TENTLQTGLRAGLLTLCAMIAILGGRITPAFTRNAMKRAAVPEAEWPVSVAALDRAGMV
                     LALTLPLSVLVFGIGRVAAALALLLGGVQVLRMARWRTRWTLHQPILLALHLGLGMLAL
                     GLILWGLAGLGLGNEVAALHVLGIGCVGGMTLAVMSRAALGHSGRDLVAPGPMVVAYGL
                     MAVAALTRWIGTDLNAGYLVAMLLSDGLWVAAFALYLLAMWPALTGARAARSA"
     gene            complement(28589..29770)
                     /locus_tag="AB6_02219"
     CDS             30001..31677
                     /gene="nirS_1"
                     /locus_tag="AB6_02220"
                     /EC_number="1.7.2.1"
                     /inference="ab initio prediction:Prodigal:002006"
                     /inference="similar to AA sequence:UniProtKB:P24040"
                     /codon_start=1
                     /transl_table=11
                     /product="Nitrite reductase"
                     /translation="MSLGISYNKTGRAFGVGLAMLLGSVAAPALAEEPTLSKEAFESSK
                     QLYFERCAGCHGVLRKGATGKSLEPVVEKKNDDGTVAVSGTLKLGQERLEKIIAWGTEG
                     GMNNFSDVMTEDEIRDMATYIQMEPPKPPEMSLEQMMATRKVYVEPEDYPTEPLHGRNW
                     ENFFVVIERDVGKVAVIDGDTKEVLAHIPTGYAVHVLKASEHHKLEEPENPGRFWYTMG
                     RDGKMTKIDLWQNPENMLVAEVTIGYDARDVAVSGDGKYVIGGAYWPPHFAIVDAETME
                     PKKVVSTRGVNVDGDYVEESRVAAIYTTPNEPTWIVAVKELGQLWQVDYTDLDNLRIDK
                     IDSAKFLHDGFFDPTGRYFQIAANASNKMVVVDTQTHKLEALIDTAPLPHPGPGANWDD
                     PNCGPVAGTTHLGEGTVTVWGNDPEGHPDQAWQTCYEVETDGPGLFIRTHPESDYIWAD
                     QTKHPEPEIQQSVQVIDKATGEIVKTIQITEEEGNVAVHFEFNQDGSEVWVSKWNRSTS
                     KEPNGEIVIFDAKTLEEKARVKGLFAPTGKFNVYNRSNHVT"
     gene            30001..31677
                     /locus_tag="AB6_02220"
                     /gene="nirS_1"
     CDS             31803..33575
                     /locus_tag="AB6_02221"
                     /inference="ab initio prediction:Prodigal:002006"
                     /codon_start=1
                     /transl_table=11
                     /product="hypothetical protein"
                     /translation="MTSEPEKKKPIWRRYFLWGMPVAGIAAAFVGGIIFWGGFNTAMEA
                     TNTKEFCVSCHEMRDFVYEEYTGTIHDVNRSGVGAVCSDCHVPKDWTHKIIRKIKASKE
                     LYGKMVGTIDTREKFEAKRVHLAMNEWERMKATDSRECRNCHDFESMMPEFQKPRARQQ
                     HLNAMTVGQTCIDCHKGIAHSDARDRADEEYLEELEAPNPAFIREIPAEYLASLERIET
                     KEAAEAEAEKAARVAQQEAIQAQIAAAVDAALAEQQAGSDKTASAGGSDVGTNIDWNAV
                     ASADMKLFYPGQASFEWVQNGRSHGGARPLTKGGDKCTTCHAAELDAIGNKIVAGGELE
                     PTPIPGKRGVIDATVQAAHDDENLYIRLQWPDAGHNPAPFVDGGKMDPDNQIKVAMMIT
                     GTGFEMGDQVGCWASCHADNTYMPFDPGAEAIAANGDFSSRMTAQDTVTKYLSESRTEI
                     DTKGRRGKPLGGWDKLHAAEQIEQYLADGTYLDLMRVYADGSATNGYLLEQRVVNDGEI
                     AASASLDAGIWTVVFTRPLNSGAAGDVPLEAGQTYTVGFAIHDDFAAARFHHVTLDTSL
                     ALDDDSAFINVVKQ"
     gene            31803..33575
                     /locus_tag="AB6_02221"
     CDS             33630..34031
                     /locus_tag="AB6_02222"
                     /inference="ab initio prediction:Prodigal:002006"
                     /codon_start=1
                     /transl_table=11
                     /product="hypothetical protein"
                     /translation="MKPQHLLPALLLLAAPAWADDTAELCAEAEDRYVELFGQPSSAVE
                     DAEVVLMYKYTFCPVDLTVKPGTTVRWVNVDKRTSHSVLLKDGSEPESDRLFPEESVDL
                     SFLTPGPQDYLCGPHWETQNMIGMITVEP"
     gene            33630..34031
                     /locus_tag="AB6_02222"
     CDS             34044..34217
                     /locus_tag="AB6_02223"
                     /inference="ab initio prediction:Prodigal:002006"
                     /codon_start=1
                     /transl_table=11
                     /product="hypothetical protein"
                     /translation="MQAEQRSAGANPALLNFSQGKAAENAGTLGQDTPGLPSNVPDTQR
                     DSGFRLHSDQAS"
     gene            34044..34217
                     /locus_tag="AB6_02223"
     CDS             34221..34982
                     /gene="sumT_2"
                     /locus_tag="AB6_02224"
                     /EC_number="2.1.1.107"
                     /inference="ab initio prediction:Prodigal:002006"
                     /inference="similar to AA sequence:UniProtKB:O34744"
                     /codon_start=1
                     /transl_table=11
                     /product="Uroporphyrinogen-III C-methyltransferase"
                     /db_xref="COG:COG0007"
                     /translation="MSGKVFLIGAGPGDPELMTLRALRMLKEADVVVYDRLVSADILNL
                     HADGARLVPVGKAPKCHTVPQDRINEILVDEARAGHTVARLKGGDPMIFGRGSEEAAYL
                     MDRGIPVEYAPGITAAQGASCSTGVPLTHRGIATSVQYVTGHRQADKVLDLDWKRLADP
                     DSTLVVYMGVANIGQIAIGLMTENLPGSTPVLAVGKATTPNERRMVSRLDRLAADVREA
                     DLKAPTLFIIGKVVSLYAEKPLAELLEQAHG"
     gene            34221..34982
                     /locus_tag="AB6_02224"
                     /gene="sumT_2"
     CDS             34975..35349
                     /locus_tag="AB6_02225"
                     /inference="ab initio prediction:Prodigal:002006"
                     /codon_start=1
                     /transl_table=11
                     /product="hypothetical protein"
                     /translation="MASLAHRRPGFRDVATTRSAGWTARAALTTAVLVATTAFAADTLD
                     PNALKRLVHQDCGSCHGLSLKGGLGPDLRPQNLEHYDAEILTGVIHDGIPDTAMPPWRP
                     LISEEEAEWIARYLLQQETQ"
     gene            34975..35349
                     /locus_tag="AB6_02225"
     CDS             35346..36491
                     /locus_tag="AB6_02226"
                     /inference="ab initio prediction:Prodigal:002006"
                     /codon_start=1
                     /transl_table=11
                     /product="hypothetical protein"
                     /translation="MKHLILTLAATLLMTTAQAEPTATGDLGLVIERAKGSVLLVDQSD
                     RAALARIEGLGDLSHASLVYSPDERFAYVFGRDGGLTKVDIVTRQIVNRVVQAGNAIGG
                     AISDDGKLVAVSNYEPGGVRVFDADTLDVVADIPTDSKTIGLVDAPGRRFVFTMWDTGE
                     TWIADFAKGPPAVTKIPNMGKNPYDALITANGRTYITGLFGEDGLTALDLWAETPEPIR
                     VLPNYGRGQEKMPVYKMPHLEGWALSGREFVLPAVGHHEVLWIDADTLTETGRTQTHGQ
                     PVFAMARPDGRQVWVNFAHPLNDTVQVIDSVSKEIIHEFKPGPAVLHMEFTPRGHEVWI
                     SVRDANKVMVYDTQSFEKLREIEADSPSGIFFTARAHKTGL"
     gene            35346..36491
                     /locus_tag="AB6_02226"
     CDS             36495..37484
                     /locus_tag="AB6_02227"
                     /inference="ab initio prediction:Prodigal:002006"
                     /codon_start=1
                     /transl_table=11
                     /product="hypothetical protein"
                     /translation="MKHITDPIDRRLLDEFQRDFPVTERPFQVLGNTLGLEESEVLDRL
                     ERMRKTGRITRVGATIAPGAVSASTLAAVAVPESRLEEVAALIDAEPGVNHNYQREDEW
                     NLWFVATGPDRTHVNETLARISRRTGLRVLDLRLVRPFNVDLGFRMSGAERQVPGPRHV
                     DCSVMLDGDRSVLQALSSGLPLVTEPYALLAHALGCNPAQVMNRITVLHAAGIISRLGV
                     IVRHRALGWSANAMVVWNMPAERVEAAGPALAAHPGVTLCYERNPVEGVWPYRLYSMIH
                     ARSRTEALDILAGASALPELSGTKHKVLFSTRCFKQTGALIQAKEVAA"
     gene            36495..37484
                     /locus_tag="AB6_02227"
     CDS             37484..37930
                     /locus_tag="AB6_02228"
                     /inference="ab initio prediction:Prodigal:002006"
                     /codon_start=1
                     /transl_table=11
                     /product="hypothetical protein"
                     /translation="MLDDTDRAILNRMQDDLPLTSHPYAAISDELGIEESDLLSRLSRM
                     KEDRVITRFGPFFDAAAMGGAFCLCAMAVPPQEFETVLTKVNAHPEVAHNYERTHRLNM
                     WFVLATETPEGIAIAAEAIERDTGITVLQFPKLQEFFIGFRVAA"
     gene            37484..37930
                     /locus_tag="AB6_02228"
     CDS             37927..38409
                     /locus_tag="AB6_02229"
                     /inference="ab initio prediction:Prodigal:002006"
                     /codon_start=1
                     /transl_table=11
                     /product="hypothetical protein"
                     /translation="MIDAKDRVIIEALQGGLPLVLAPYRQVADNLGLDEDDLLFRLADM
                     KSRGVIRRIAAAPNHYKLGMTSNGMTVWDVEDTRVADLGPQIGLLPFVTHCYERPRALP
                     DWPYNLFAMVHGTDATEVEEKRAEITAILGDACRAQDILYSTRILKKTGLRLKQKG"
     gene            37927..38409
                     /locus_tag="AB6_02229"
     CDS             38415..39629
                     /gene="pqqE_1"
                     /locus_tag="AB6_02230"
                     /EC_number="1.21.98.4"
                     /inference="ab initio prediction:Prodigal:002006"
                     /inference="similar to AA sequence:UniProtKB:P71517"
                     /codon_start=1
                     /transl_table=11
                     /product="PqqA peptide cyclase"
                     /db_xref="COG:COG0535"
                     /translation="MFRLTEYMHQLVAPTPVRPRRTGPVKPVVIWNLTRRCNLKCRHCY
                     TVSADVAFPGELSHTQAMVTLEDLGQFRVPALILSGGEPLDRFDFFDISKRARDLVPML
                     ALSTNGTRIYDETADMIADVGFNYVGISLDGIGATNDWFRGVEGAFADALRGVRECKKR
                     GIKVGLRFCLTEGTQHHLPDLLQLCNDEGVDKFYLSHLVYAGRGDKNRGEDAEHLRTRK
                     GLDLLLDRAWEAASGGRPLDIVTGNNDADAGYFLNWVRARFDADKAAHVRDHLAAWGGN
                     SSGLGVANIDNLGRVHPDTYWSDYTVGNVKTKPFSELWTSNDPMLAMLRTRPRPLKGRC
                     GACTLKGVCGGNTRIRALQLTGDPWAEDPACYLSNQEIGVEDAVERLQVTPFRGKRHDP
                     AHQFF"
     gene            38415..39629
                     /locus_tag="AB6_02230"
                     /gene="pqqE_1"
     CDS             39604..41157
                     /gene="nirS_2"
                     /locus_tag="AB6_02231"
                     /EC_number="1.7.2.1"
                     /inference="ab initio prediction:Prodigal:002006"
                     /inference="similar to AA sequence:UniProtKB:P24474"
                     /codon_start=1
                     /transl_table=11
                     /product="Nitrite reductase"
                     /db_xref="COG:COG2010"
                     /translation="MIRRINSSDTLKISALCALLLAGTSWADAPSDYAEYCASCHGESR
                     LGGVGPALIPETLKRMRGPRVAAVIAEGRTATQMPAFAHELDALQIEELAGWLKSPLET
                     DPEWGAADIMASRTLDDDYVPVDAPIWNSDPMNITLAVETGDHHVSVLDGDTFEVLDRF
                     ETPIAVHGGPKFSPDGRYVFIMSRDGWVQKYDIWALKQVGRVRAGLNSRNIAMSGDGKW
                     VAVANYLPNSLTLLSTENLSVASVIEVKSKKGVPSRVSAVYQAPPRESFVLALKDVPEI
                     WEVFYGANPPQFGLGHDFRIEGQFKNPDPFPVRKITTPDYLDDFFFDQSYEYVMGASRD
                     GKGGQVIDLVIGHKVADLDLPGMPHLGSGITWQHGDTTVIATPHLTDGTVSVIDMKSWE
                     TVKRIKTEGPGFFMRSHENSPYVWADVFFGPNKDVMHVIDKQSLEIVKTLRPAPGKTVA
                     HVEFTKDGSHALVSIWEDDGAVIVYDAQTLEEVRRLPMRKPSGKYNVWNKITFSEGTSH
                     "
     gene            39604..41157
                     /locus_tag="AB6_02231"
                     /gene="nirS_2"
     CDS             41114..41377
                     /locus_tag="AB6_02232"
                     /inference="ab initio prediction:Prodigal:002006"
                     /codon_start=1
                     /transl_table=11
                     /product="hypothetical protein"
                     /translation="MSGTKSPSRKAPATDGRWPVWKLSILLYPATALTVAINLFLAGLI
                     AHTLGFAVIPPVTALIWSVPLGVPASWLAGRWLRGLMDEADG"
     gene            41114..41377
                     /locus_tag="AB6_02232"
     CDS             41469..41933
                     /locus_tag="AB6_02233"
                     /inference="ab initio prediction:Prodigal:002006"
                     /codon_start=1
                     /transl_table=11
                     /product="hypothetical protein"
                     /translation="MPASNPLHNLPVRASRVACAWAGTLLLLLQLLGPVLASPGQSIWV
                     EICSEAGAVWVQVDLEEETDDPTAPCPKCADCTLCAVTTLAQLPDQPHLVLSQKAGLAL
                     YRCADQNQPHDQARLWPETRGPPHANLKTTERAPRASMASTQSIGGAPWS"
     gene            41469..41933
                     /locus_tag="AB6_02233"
     CDS             41924..44101
                     /locus_tag="AB6_02234"
                     /inference="ab initio prediction:Prodigal:002006"
                     /codon_start=1
                     /transl_table=11
                     /product="hypothetical protein"
                     /translation="MVVSRAFQALLAFTLSCLMAISAHADSLASFLPEIEPADLVSGAD
                     AFGPVREDVMVAPVLKGGETVAWAFLTSDFVGTTGYSGKPIHVVAAINDEAVLTGVQLV
                     KHSEPIVLIGIPNARMVELTEGYAGLDLKVEAETGGEGHDLDIISGATVTIMVIDDSLV
                     RGGIKVARALGLGGLAPAQADGPKREVDLAQDAIYDWTTLSGDGSIRRLTLDIGQVNAA
                     FEATGDQRAIKRPEPGEPDDTYIDMHLALVSVPSIGKSLLGEAEYQNMVDWLGEGEQAI
                     LVLGRGAYSFKGSGYVRGGIFDRIQLIQGDNSVRFFDKQQRRLGEVAAPDAPSFTELDI
                     FKIPAEAEFDPAEPFRLQLLAQRAVGAVEKTFLTFDLGYRLPEHYLLPVAATVVVDDAS
                     GEAAAKAALWQRIWKDRVVEIVILGAMLLVLTATFFFQFHATMNARVFYWFRISFLTMT
                     LFFIGWYANAQLSVVNLMALAGSLRTGFSWDAFLLDPLVFIQWFAVAAALLFWGRGAYC
                     GWLCPFGALQELTNKIARAFKVPQWTLPWGLNERLWPLKYMIFLVLFGISFVSIPLAET
                     YAEVEPFKTAIILKFMRDWPFVVFALALLGIGLFIERFYCRYLCPLGGALAIPARIRMF
                     DWLRRYKDCGTPCQTCANECPVQAIHPTGEINPNECVTCLHCQVLYQSEDKCPVVIRQL
                     KRRAKTGSVQMKTPLGQPPANHPNAKPQTVS"
     gene            41924..44101
                     /locus_tag="AB6_02234"
     CDS             44116..46023
                     /gene="nosZ"
                     /locus_tag="AB6_02235"
                     /EC_number="1.7.2.4"
                     /inference="ab initio prediction:Prodigal:002006"
                     /inference="similar to AA sequence:UniProtKB:P94127"
                     /codon_start=1
                     /transl_table=11
                     /product="Nitrous-oxide reductase"
                     /translation="MSEHDKKLNITRRGMLGATATGAVIAGTGLGSTLMTAREASAAAK
                     AHLEPGELDEYYGFWSSGQTGELRILGVPSMRELMRVPVFNRCSATGWGQTNESLKVLT
                     EGLLPETKDFLAANGKVTYDNGDLHHPHMSFTDGTYDGRYLFMNDKANTRVARVRCDVM
                     KCDKIIEIPNAHDIHGLRPQKYPRTGYVFANGEHEAPLVNDGQILDDPSKYVNIFTAID
                     GDTMEIAWQVMVSGNLDNTDCDYQGKYAFSTSYNSEMGMNLAEMTENELDHVVVFNLKG
                     IEDAIAAGNYQELNGVKVVDGRKEAGGNLTRYIPIPNSPHGVNAAPDKKHIMINGKLSP
                     TVSVIDVEKVDALFADNADPRSAIVAEPQLGLGPLHTAFDGKGNAYTTLFLDSQVVKWD
                     IAKAIEAYGGADVDPILDKVDVQYQPGHNSTSMGETAEADGKWLISMNKFSKDRFLNVG
                     PLKPENEQLIDISGDKMKVVHDGPTFAEPHDSILVHRSKVNPVNVWDRNDPMWEDARKQ
                     AEADGVDLDYGAEEPIRDGNKVRVYMTSVAPVFSMEKFTVKQGDEVTVYVTNLDDVDDV
                     THGFCLSNFGIAMEVAPQATASVTFIADRPGVHWFYCQWFCHALHMEMRGRMFVEPRSA
                     "
     gene            44116..46023
                     /locus_tag="AB6_02235"
                     /gene="nosZ"
     CDS             46026..47282
                     /gene="nosD"
                     /locus_tag="AB6_02236"
                     /inference="ab initio prediction:Prodigal:002006"
                     /inference="similar to AA sequence:UniProtKB:P19843"
                     /codon_start=1
                     /transl_table=11
                     /product="putative ABC transporter binding protein NosD"
                     /translation="MRWSLLIPLLLGSPLWAADWDVPNRAGAINEILAQAADGDTLRLS
                     PGVYSEKLVLDRPVTIDGLGQATIDGQGEGSVITVTGPGVTLRGLTVIGSGDSHDWIDS
                     GIQLTKTATAPLIEDNVLLGNLYGIDIHGAKDSIVRRNRIEGRQDRHMNARGNGVYVWN
                     APGAVVADNDIQFGRDGIFVNSSKKNLFTGNLFRDLRFAVHYMYADNSEVSNNVSIGND
                     LGYAVMFTSNVKVTDNVSIDDREHGVMLNYANKSVITGNVVKGAKEKCTFLYNSNKNEF
                     TDNWFEGCGIGIHFTAGSERNRIVGNAFVGNRTQVKYVSTKWVEWSEDGRGNYWSDFAA
                     YDVDGNGVADAPYRPNDSMDHVLWTQPAAKLLLGSPAVQLVRWSQSAFPALLPGGVMDS
                     NPLMQAPEPPAMKKVPHDG"
     gene            46026..47282
                     /locus_tag="AB6_02236"
                     /gene="nosD"
     CDS             47272..48165
                     /gene="nosF"
                     /locus_tag="AB6_02237"
                     /inference="ab initio prediction:Prodigal:002006"
                     /inference="similar to AA sequence:UniProtKB:P19844"
                     /codon_start=1
                     /transl_table=11
                     /product="putative ABC transporter ATP-binding protein
                     NosF"
                     /db_xref="COG:COG1131"
                     /translation="MTDKALTIDQVCKDRGKTRVLDDITLSLAPGQRVALLGHNGAGKS
                     TLIKSILGLTPIHGGAIRIGDVAPGTAQARRETAYLPEAVSFHPALTGREQLTLFAQLS
                     GAQADVPGLLERVGLSDALDRRIGAYSKGMRQRLGLAQVLLGQPKVALLDEPTSGLDPI
                     SRQDLYAIIDELAAQGTAVLIASHALTEVEARTDRIAIMRKGRMVADDTLTNLSALAGL
                     PIRLKLRASANPEALAAELGGNRINGASVELLCSPEDKMEALRRIAGLGDAVADVEMTP
                     PKLEDLYRHYAQEGSQ"
     gene            47272..48165
                     /locus_tag="AB6_02237"
                     /gene="nosF"
     CDS             48162..48983
                     /gene="nosY"
                     /locus_tag="AB6_02238"
                     /inference="ab initio prediction:Prodigal:002006"
                     /inference="similar to AA sequence:UniProtKB:P19845"
                     /codon_start=1
                     /transl_table=11
                     /product="putative ABC transporter permease protein NosY"
                     /db_xref="COG:COG1277"
                     /translation="MTRFLAITRTEMLILRRNRWLLVATLIMVLFALALTFAGSAPTGT
                     LGVEMLTVSVASMTTLSVYLAPLLALMISFDAIAGDVDRGSLSLLLSYPAGRGEILLGK
                     FTAHLAALAFAMTVGFGTAGAVAAFFGGAGAESLIALTRLILTSILLGAVFLALGYLLS
                     ALAKGATAAAGLSAGLWLVFVVLYDLGLLGAVVMDKGGSFTQSVFPWVMVANPADAFRL
                     WNIAATEGVAMASGMTGAAQALPFWAAPASLLIWPVLAFALARLAFRRVEP"
     gene            48162..48983
                     /locus_tag="AB6_02238"
                     /gene="nosY"
     CDS             48980..49495
                     /gene="nosL"
                     /locus_tag="AB6_02239"
                     /inference="ab initio prediction:Prodigal:002006"
                     /inference="similar to AA sequence:UniProtKB:O68481"
                     /codon_start=1
                     /transl_table=11
                     /product="Copper-binding lipoprotein NosL"
                     /translation="MKRLCLIALIALTACKEEVAEAPDPVDLTPDALSFFCQMNIAEHG
                     GPKGQIHLEGYPTPLFFAQVRDMVAYLKSPERDAAITAVYVSDMSVAPSWRQPGISNWI
                     AAADSTFVVGANVAGGMGAREVVPFGDASAAQAFIDTYGGAALTLSDIPDADVLGPVDL
                     NLALETPS"
     gene            48980..49495
                     /locus_tag="AB6_02239"
                     /gene="nosL"
     CDS             49492..50391
                     /locus_tag="AB6_02240"
                     /inference="ab initio prediction:Prodigal:002006"
                     /codon_start=1
                     /transl_table=11
                     /product="hypothetical protein"
                     /translation="MTALTRRRFLAISAACACTPVAAAASARWHGSALGAKASLRVEGL
                     TNTEAAPIFDAVTAELTRLENIFSLYRPHSELSRLNTDGHLIAPSPELLKVLSLCSALH
                     DASDGAFDPTIQPLWMAFAKGAELSELNRAQRGIGWHKVLVNTNAIRLPDPGFSGLTLN
                     GIAQGEITDRIASLLNGFGLRNILVDMGEISARGTRSDGSDWQVGLAGPKHIVRGRLSL
                     RDRAVATSAPAMMKLAAGHHHILDPKNRMAPQSTVSVSAANAALADGLSTALCVTPDRK
                     VRSVLSHFPDAKLEMLVP"
     gene            49492..50391
                     /locus_tag="AB6_02240"
     CDS             complement(50746..52245)
                     /locus_tag="AB6_02241"
                     /inference="ab initio prediction:Prodigal:002006"
                     /codon_start=1
                     /transl_table=11
                     /product="hypothetical protein"
                     /translation="MGFHIYAVAIAPVAVWSPGLDKKDISVLAVGMIEDLQRPRVPCLC
                     NLAGMRGKGMERMNFVKAFPIVLLFVPTVAFSAEYEAQPILSAQESVQDVPLATEIYRI
                     DEQVPTDGYMATYRIETQFGQFSASGPGMLQARLAEIRALAALDHIQNDQQFIDAAEDT
                     AGETFENLRQFAKQPKETLKGVPEGVGRFLKRTGRSAKTGLQKLGDVREGNLPGVDPET
                     TSNLPGGSADSQAGPQGSFTENVARASGDVAVNILGFDKQRRRLAKELGVDPYTTNQLL
                     ATRLDEVTWAAFAGGLGVNVLTSLVPGGLVLSSSSRLSDWVWDTAPGDLRVQVEETLLS
                     VGVPRDQVDRFLRHSYYTLSMQAVVADSLKSLEGVQGRADVLPLILSVGSEGQARFLVQ
                     TLDMFRTYHVTKESLSQLRVQGTIIGVGGSSNSVVMAPVDYLSWTETLDAFSANLTEAT
                     EGPIVLFVSDEMSGLATDSLKTRGWTVAETGQITPDAFPLR"
     gene            complement(50746..52245)
                     /locus_tag="AB6_02241"
     CDS             complement(52252..53781)
                     /gene="clsC_1"
                     /locus_tag="AB6_02242"
                     /EC_number="2.7.8.-"
                     /inference="ab initio prediction:Prodigal:002006"
                     /inference="similar to AA sequence:UniProtKB:P75919"
                     /codon_start=1
                     /transl_table=11
                     /product="Cardiolipin synthase C"
                     /db_xref="COG:COG1502"
                     /translation="MPRKLLWPLLGLIALAACSAGPRDFVQVPSRAVESPSNSRLTTAV
                     RKLGDPRDGRSGVKLISNGEEALAARLVLASQADVTIDAQYYLLHNDLTGQLFALSLLN
                     AADRGVRVRLLLDDMDTSGYDAMTAALDSHENIEIRLFNPFWRDQSLLVAGLTDFKRIN
                     RRMHNKSITVDNTISIVGGRNVGDEYFLAKEEFNYADLDIFVAGPVVNEVSDNFDEYWN
                     SEFAVPARAVIGEPETLGLADARVRLNALVDEALKTPYAAAVKKTAQETFTLKTLRLDW
                     VPAKLYSDPPSKAAGVDNDQPILASKLVPYFQKAESSVDVISAYFVPRKRGVKWLSELE
                     DRGVKVRVVTNSLASNDVAPVYAHYARERRALLDGGVELFELRPDSDRVNQRGVNWGQS
                     RAGLHTKAFTIDERYLFVGSFNWDPRSVNINTEMGVLVDSPDLTRRAVAALDEALKQNT
                     YSVQYDEEKRVTWRSYREDGAILLNRHEPTGSFFDHIKAGFLAILPIGSQL"
     gene            complement(52252..53781)
                     /locus_tag="AB6_02242"
                     /gene="clsC_1"
     CDS             complement(54041..54940)
                     /locus_tag="AB6_02243"
                     /inference="ab initio prediction:Prodigal:002006"
                     /codon_start=1
                     /transl_table=11
                     /product="hypothetical protein"
                     /translation="MTNTLIKATAITAFLTGPAWAEPAAYTSPQEALEAMVAALKSPEA
                     GAALAVFGPEAADYLSDGNPVEDKINKLALLSLYKEGYRLVPQDDGSVLIALGEEGWLF
                     PVPIAKTDTSWSFDNDAGREEVRLREIGRNELDVIELMEAYVEIQADFRSQDQDGDGVR
                     EFASQIISTSADQRDGLFWASEDTLLGELFARASAFGFSDGETDFAPEPFSGYYFRILT
                     EQTDAAPGGAMDYIVNGHMVAGHALLAVPAEFGETGVHSFMVSENGVVFEAVLGEDTLE
                     KAAGITGFDPTEEWQPVN"
     gene            complement(54041..54940)
                     /locus_tag="AB6_02243"
     CDS             complement(54945..56216)
                     /locus_tag="AB6_02244"
                     /inference="ab initio prediction:Prodigal:002006"
                     /codon_start=1
                     /transl_table=11
                     /product="hypothetical protein"
                     /translation="MADIVRWIVSAFLVFTPTLVGAQSEQEGVAEPISDTDLLTQAELE
                     NLVAPIALFPDTLLIQILVAATSPMEVVKSDRLLASMDGEEPEVIQAAVEAEEWDESVE
                     VLAVAFPEVIEDMATHIEWTETMGDAMLAQSDEVMVAVQTMRTQAINNGALVSGEEQLV
                     EVTEDETVIIQPADPEVVYVPQYDPQVVYTDSNSNLVGDAIVTGAIAFGTFALIDAIFD
                     DDDDWNDYWGCRNCGGWGGGPIYRSPNIDLDIDGNVNIGNDINIGNGNINRPDDGWKPD
                     DRKKDQARDKIASKKDPGGKTKLPIDKGDSSADALRSKLSQKSGAPDISRPGSQAKTEA
                     VRKTMKDGGTPKVNRATPNKAVKKPAQKPAVKKPSGTKSHVTKATKPKAVSKPKATHKK
                     SSGQKARTASQRGKASHQKAQRRR"
     gene            complement(54945..56216)
                     /locus_tag="AB6_02244"
     CDS             complement(56568..57161)
                     /locus_tag="AB6_02245"
                     /inference="ab initio prediction:Prodigal:002006"
                     /codon_start=1
                     /transl_table=11
                     /product="hypothetical protein"
                     /translation="MAPRTNQKNRTREALLEAARDIMAEGTEVTLAKVADRAKTSRATV
                     YRYFSDPGVLALDATLDFEVLPTSRLLEDLADVRSRVQKVAQYYLDFSRDHEAYFRQFL
                     AESLKAALEDARRNIRGARRVAAFGEALEPVRGRMDPSDFEDLKKRLAMTTGMEQFIIL
                     EDILRVDQPEGDRLLSGLVDALLDRYLPQESAPN"
     gene            complement(56568..57161)
                     /locus_tag="AB6_02245"
     CDS             57205..57723
                     /locus_tag="AB6_02246"
                     /inference="ab initio prediction:Prodigal:002006"
                     /codon_start=1
                     /transl_table=11
                     /product="hypothetical protein"
                     /translation="MYHKLTLILVKGIFNVEQTRPRIYLLFGNLLTFHAFPAETGDKYA
                     IVEIKTAPGAGAPPNHHAGEEESFFVLEGEFEFMVDGQTLGVRAGDFVKVPDGAVHAFT
                     CKGPQAGRLLCINAPGAMHDTFFTEAGEAMPDGTTEIPEPDGPPDIPAIVALADRIGMT
                     ILAPDHAPT"
     gene            57205..57723
                     /locus_tag="AB6_02246"
     CDS             57762..58595
                     /gene="adhB_1"
                     /locus_tag="AB6_02247"
                     /EC_number="1.1.5.5"
                     /inference="ab initio prediction:Prodigal:002006"
                     /inference="similar to AA sequence:UniProtKB:Q47945"
                     /codon_start=1
                     /transl_table=11
                     /product="Alcohol dehydrogenase (quinone), cytochrome c
                     subunit"
                     /translation="MKCIGLFLTPILLPLVAMAEPSIERGEYLVRGPAACGNCHTPQGP
                     NGPDMSNEFGGMLVEKNEMMEAWAVNITPGSRIADWSDADLVRAIREGIRPDGSVIGPP
                     MPIGLYRSLSDDDVMSMVMFLRTVPASKNETPFSTYNFPLPPSYGPPVGPVTAPPAGPS
                     VEYGEYLAGPVAHCIECHTTFGPQGPMFDTHLGAGGFAFHGPWGVSIAPNITSHEDGLA
                     QYSDDELKMMIASGVRPDGSRMRPPMGYAHYAQMSSDDLQAIVLYLRTIPALPDP"
     gene            57762..58595
                     /locus_tag="AB6_02247"
                     /gene="adhB_1"
     CDS             58732..59121
                     /locus_tag="AB6_02248"
                     /inference="ab initio prediction:Prodigal:002006"
                     /codon_start=1
                     /transl_table=11
                     /product="hypothetical protein"
                     /translation="MPWPPTLERCQGRIVKTMGDGILVEFASPVAALRAGLQIQDSMHA
                     REVGEPKDHRLRFSVGINLGDVVVDGDDVLGDAVNIAARLESLSPVGGICISRQVRDQV
                     NGRIDAEFTSLGLQTVKNIPNPLEV"
     gene            58732..59121
                     /locus_tag="AB6_02248"
     CDS             59550..60041
                     /locus_tag="AB6_02249"
                     /inference="ab initio prediction:Prodigal:002006"
                     /codon_start=1
                     /transl_table=11
                     /product="hypothetical protein"
                     /translation="MTESQPVFEAAIKADPGYALPQALLARQKFLLLRLGVAKDPVATI
                     AHEEKARRLYSYDPVVWAFLTTQAAGLVCRGVESDLEAAEERSREAILANTKVWHPAAI
                     AALSATRRGDHDTAQKLVQRAKETLPVFSASMIRQSLGKGAQTEHWSSIAAMVEDMRLP
                     "
     gene            59550..60041
                     /locus_tag="AB6_02249"
     CDS             complement(60126..61211)
                     /locus_tag="AB6_02250"
                     /inference="ab initio prediction:Prodigal:002006"
                     /codon_start=1
                     /transl_table=11
                     /product="hypothetical protein"
                     /translation="MPVQTGYLLIADITGYTGYLTRSELEHANPIIRSLLEAIVFELKD
                     PMKLRGLEGDAVLAYSSGPFPSGETFLNICESLYRAFAERRRNIVQNTTCPCNACRNVA
                     DLDLKILAHHGKFEELSIGPMKDISGADVILVHRMAKTDVKEQTGIRSYALFSEDAFQA
                     MGITSDLMQYSAQFEHFGDVPMRVYDLAAAWQKYREIAGPVRVTDEEAVFTTRHILKAP
                     PVVAWEMLTDPALKMRWMMLRDAYREGDVTRTSAGVRLHCIHEAAHFQMLIVDWNPFEY
                     VTDILHNSSIEGLTNLETYELAPVEEGTEIVYRMGRLTDADGTHHPAEESAVIDLFENF
                     YPVAFGIMDEMALEFHRDKQE"
     gene            complement(60126..61211)
                     /locus_tag="AB6_02250"
ORIGIN
        1 tgggcctcca gccgcaatgt ccagcatttg aacaatagga gctacgtttt cggccagcgt
       61 aaaagaggtc gccacaggtt tggtcgtgtt gcgcagcagc gcataggccg tgttgatgtc
      121 cagatcgcgc acgtccggca catccgtggc cacgcaacag cgcgtaaacc agctgacatt
      181 ggaaagcatg tcttgcagac gcgtaaagtc atgcagatcg gccagggttg atgggcgata
      241 caacccggtc tccaaatcca gcgtctggac ggctgcgcca ccagtgccga aatacacgct
      301 atcaccgcct acttcgatcg agcgcacctt gtcgcggcca tgaaaggtaa atgtcttggc
      361 ggccgtctga atcgaccgct gcaccatggc gcgtggaaag accagcctct ctcgatctct
      421 cggctgagca ccggctgcac gcaaatccgc ggcaagacgg tcgggcacat tgcccatgcc
      481 aagcgtctcc agaagacgca aagctgtctc aaagatctgg tccaattcta tcggagacag
      541 aggtttgaac gccccgcccc tctggccggg tggacagggg tcgacaaccg gcctggccgc
      601 gcgctgcgcg tgccgggcct ttcgaccgct tcgcttaccg ctttctgctg gcatcgtacc
      661 tcttactgcc tatctttcgg ccagcctaat cggcaatcac agccattcgc aaaagcgaac
      721 tgcgaatatc aatatcctca atcgccgttt cgatttttcc acactgacaa cacctctgtt
      781 gtcgcgctgc ttcgttctta cgcaaaactg gctttgtacc aaaaaggagc attgccgatg
      841 aagtctcgca ccaaagctgt tgtgatcggc ggcgggatcg ccgggtgttc aacactttac
      901 catttgacac aggaaggttg gaccgacgtt gttctcgtcg aacggaatga gctgacttca
      961 ggcacgacat ggcattcggc tgcccaggtg acgaactttg gcatgaacca gacgatggta
     1021 gggcttaagt cacactcgat ccggctatac aagaaactgg ccgaagaccc cgactatccg
     1081 atcaactacc accacggcga tggcggcatc cgtttggcca ataccgaggc gcagatgcag
     1141 ggttatcgcc actttgcctc gatggcgcgc gggatggatg tgcattttga ggtgatcgat
     1201 gcacaggaat gcgcgcggcg gcatccgctg atctcgaccg aaaacctgat cggcggactt
     1261 tgggacccgc ttgatggcga tatcgacccg gcgcagctgt gtcaggcctt ggcccgtcgc
     1321 gcccgaaaag caggggccga ggtctatcgc aacacacccg tcacggccct gacccagcac
     1381 agcgacgaca cgtggactgt acacacagaa catggcgaca ttgactgcga tgttgtggtc
     1441 aatgcctgcg gataccgcgt gaatgaagtc ggtgcgatga tgggggtgca tcatcccgtc
     1501 gcctcgatgg agcatcagta ttttctgacc gaagagatcc ccgccatccg tgatgcgggg
     1561 caccgcatgc ccctgctgcg ctgtccgatc agcgactatt attgtcggca ggaaaagaac
     1621 gggctgttgc tggggttcta tgaacaaaac tgcaagacgt ggggcatgga cgggatcgac
     1681 ccgaatttcg tcaatgcgct ctgccccgat gatctggacc gggtaaccga cgtgttggag
     1741 ggcgcttttg cccgcatgcc agccctgatg gaggctgggg ttcacaccgt ggtcaacggc
     1801 ccgatcacct ataccatcga cggcgcgcct ctggtcgggc cgatccctgg caagcgcaac
     1861 gcattctgca tcatcggcct gcgggcaggt ctgggcgaag gcggcggcca cggttggctg
     1921 ttggcgcagc agatcgtgca tggtgaggca tgctatgaca catggtgcct cgatccgcgc
     1981 cggtttaccg ggcatgcgaa tgtggaactg accgctctga aagccattga agactaccag
     2041 aatgagtttc gctttcactt cccccacgaa caccgccccg ccggacgacc ggcgaagacg
     2101 acgccattga caccggtgct agcggccgaa ggggctgagt tcacggtgat caacggatgg
     2161 gaaagggtgg actatatcaa gccatctcct gaattcaccc acgccctcag tttcgatttt
     2221 gacgaaacct ttgatctggt cgccgccgag gttgccagcg tgcaggccgg cgtcgggctg
     2281 gccgaggtta acggtttcaa ccgaattgag atcaccggcg ctgaccggca cagtttcctg
     2341 gatcggatgc tctgcggcat tgtcacgcga aagaccgacc gggtcggttt gggctatctt
     2401 ctgaaccaac atggcatgat caaggccgag gccacagttg ccaacctgcc cgccagtgac
     2461 cgcgggcccg agagggtctg gtacgggtca gcagctgcca gcgagttcca tgacatggat
     2521 tggctgatcc gccatatacg ggccgatgaa gacgtgcaac tgcgaagcct gaccaatgac
     2581 caaaccattc tgatccttgc aggccccaag tcgcgcgatg ttctgtcgac ctgcgcgcgg
     2641 ggcgactggt cggcgcaggc cttcccgtgg ctcagcttgc gcgaatgtta tgtcgggttc
     2701 gccccggcca ccgtgatggc ggttagcttt tccggtgagc tggcctatga aattcacgtc
     2761 cccaacgctt cgctttatgc ggcctatctg gcgttacgac aggcgggtga agcgcacggg
     2821 ctgaacctgt tcggcgcccg cgcggttgaa tccatgcgga tggagaaaag ctttctgcat
     2881 tggaaggccg acctgatcac agagttcgat ccttttgaaa ccggtctgga acgctttgtg
     2941 aaactggaca aaagcgattt catcggccgc gatgcgctgc tgaaacgaca atctaacggc
     3001 ccgcgcaaaa aattagtcgc cttgcagctt caggctactg accggcctgc gcatccgggc
     3061 gcgtcactga tgcaagacgg tcaggtcgtc ggcactgtca cttcgggcgc atgggggcat
     3121 cgggttggcc tgaacctcgc acatgcgttt gtgaacccag cgctagccga agtcggaacc
     3181 gagatcgatc tggattcctg cggacagatc gtgcgcgcca cgatcattcc gccatcccca
     3241 tacgatccgg ggtttgaccg ggtgaaggcc tgatttcatc ctctctggcg aatttcccgt
     3301 tgccgtgggt cgaaaacttt gcttggcttt gtttcgagga aatcgaaaca acgggtgtta
     3361 cacgtgtcca aagctctaag cctgcgctgg ttggaagtgt tccgtctggt cgctaagtcg
     3421 gggtcgatcc aacaggctgc gtccgagacc ggcttgtcga tcagcactgt ctccaaccac
     3481 ctacgaagtc ttgaagccgc gctgggggtt gagctggtcg accatggtcg gcgaccaatg
     3541 ggcctgaccc ccgcgggtga ggtctttgcc cgttatgtgc gcgacggact gaccgtgttg
     3601 aaacggggtg aggccgaaat tcgatccggt aactggaaac acgcaaccga tctgcgccta
     3661 gctctgattg acgatttcga caatcagatc gcgccggatt tgttccgctt tctggcgcag
     3721 gcgctacctc gttgcagttt tcgccattac actcgcccca gtcacgagat tctcgctaac
     3781 cttcaggaac acaaattgga cgccggggtg gccacgcggc cgtcagaacg gaccgacggg
     3841 ctgatcgaat accctctgat gcgcgatcca ttcatcgtga ttttaccaat gtcctatcag
     3901 ggtgcgcccg aaaacctgct gaaaccggac gcggaattgc ccctgctgcg ctattctcgg
     3961 gactacatga tcggcaagca gatcgagatt cagttaaccc gcagcaaata caacctgccc
     4021 aaccggttcg agatggagtg taatcattca atcatcgggc tggtcgccga aggcagcggc
     4081 tgggcaatca cgacggccgc atgttttcac cgggctcaac ggttccatga cagcgtcaaa
     4141 gcgcttccgt ttccgggtcg gaactttgtg cggacggtct cactgttcac tacggaagtg
     4201 taccctgaaa caacttcgaa actgatccag aaggtcatga ctcaactgat ccgccaacac
     4261 tttaccgagc cgatggcggg aagccatggc tggctaaaga acgacttccg gacgatggaa
     4321 ggcgaggcag cctagccttt cgccggtggg cccaacgact gacgttcgac aatatgcgta
     4381 tccagccttg atcctgttcc gtctgactgt tgttccaaca tcgaaaccag ttccatagcc
     4441 gccctgcgcc ccatttcccg atgcgggacg tgaacggtcg tcaaagccgg tgagacgatg
     4501 cgggccagtt caatgtcatc gaacccggtg atggacacat cgcgcggcac gttcaaaccc
     4561 atttccctgg cccgatgcag ggcaccaaca gccagaacat cgttcccgca tagtactgcg
     4621 gtgggccgaa cgctctgcga catcaaccta tcgaacgccg cggcgccatt ttcgatttca
     4681 taagatattt caatgatggt caggtccaaa ggcgaaatac catgccgggc tgccgcctgt
     4741 tctattcctt cgatccgaag tcgcgcccgg tcattgccgg accgaatgcc cgaaatcacg
     4801 ccaatccgcc tgtgacccag accgatcacc cggtcggcca gttcggccat ggcggcgcgg
     4861 ttgtcaaatc caaccgaagg caattgtgcg tccggcagaa aagaccacgc aatcagggcc
     4921 gggattttgc ggcgctccag ctctgtgtaa atctgcggcg cacgatcatg cccgatcaac
     4981 aacaacgcat ccgccccccg cgcgataagg gtgcggatct gctcctcttc aatttcgggt
     5041 ttgtaggccg agcttgagac cagcagtgta tagccatgtg tgtgcagctc ttcctgaaag
     5101 gcctgcagac cacgcgcaaa gatcgcgttc tccatagtcg gaatgatggc cccgacggtc
     5161 aggctgcgct tcgctgccat gacccttgca gcaaagttag gcatgtaacc cagcgcatca
     5221 acggccgatt gcacccgttc gcgcgtcgac ttgaccaccc ggtcgggggt attgagacag
     5281 cgcgaaacgg ttgcggtcga aactccggcc attttggcga catcgtccag tgtcggcgcc
     5341 gttcgaagtt ttgacattcc caatcctgcc atttgtcttt gccaataagt ctagacgcaa
     5401 cggccgccgt aggaaagcaa ttatgtaagc gcttgcaatt tacatgtaag cgcttacaaa
     5461 tgatgttgaa ccgaatctcg agaaagccca agacatgttc ctgaccgcat ccgttatcgt
     5521 cttcgtgatc tactttgcga acgtcgcaat gggcgctttt gcgggtggcg catttctcgg
     5581 cgacgtcgga gagatgatgg ttctgttcgc ggcgtcgatc ctgttcgttg tcgcaattct
     5641 gaaaaaggag gctgatcgca acgcagaacg cgacggctga cttttttgct tgggagggca
     5701 aacaatgaac aaggataaac tggaactggc gtcggccgag cgccgcaatt tcctgaagct
     5761 cagcgccacg ggggcattca cggcagccct ggtcgccggg gccggtggag tgttgtggtc
     5821 atccgaggcc accgcgcaga ccgcaaagga agaacgcgag cgtgaaaacg cggccgatca
     5881 tgtgatgacc atcgccacgg cctatgtgct gggtgcgtca cgcagctatc caatcatgca
     5941 gctggacctg aaggaaaaca tccagaacgc cacaaacggc aaggtatatg tcaaactagc
     6001 ccccggcggg cagttgggtg cgggcggatc gctggttcag aaggttcagg gtggtacaat
     6061 tcaggccgca cagcactcgc tgtcgaattt tgcacctttt gcctcgaccg ttgacctgat
     6121 caacatgccg tatctttgtg gctcgaacca gaaattcacc aaccttgtga actcggacac
     6181 ctggaagaac gaggtgcatc ccaaggtcga ggccgccggc ttcaaggcgc tgttctacgt
     6241 tgtgatcgac ccgcgcgtgg ttgcggtgcg tcagggtggc aatgcaatca tcacgccggg
     6301 cgacatgagc ggtgtgaagt tccgcgttcc gggctcgaag atgctgcagc aatattaccg
     6361 tatggcgggc gcaaacccga cgccggttgc ctggggtgag accccctcgg ccattaagca
     6421 aggtgtcgcg gatgcgctgg acccgtcagt gggcgcactg ttcgtgttcg gtttcaagga
     6481 tatcctcagc catgtgacct tcacgcaggc ggtgccggac agtcaggtct attcctgtaa
     6541 cctggagtgg ttcaattcga tgccgcctga cgttcaggag ggtatcatgt ggggtgcgga
     6601 aatgaccgcg catcagaact tggccaaagt gccctcggcc cgcgcctatg ccatggccga
     6661 gctgaacaag gcgggagtcg agttccactc gctcagttcc gatcaactgg ccgaatggga
     6721 aagcgtcggc ggctatcaga acgccgaatg ggaccccttc aagaccgagc ttgccgggtc
     6781 gatggacgcg tttgaaaagc tggtcgaggc cgcaggcacg cagggcaaat actacgtcca
     6841 cgacgcataa cagacaggca gcgggcgcag cgagtgagcc cgcgatcttc caaagcagcc
     6901 ggacctgaag caggcccgcc aaagaaggct atggcccggt tgctcttttg ccgagggaac
     6961 agatgaccct acttcaaaac atagaccgca acgccgagcg ctggctgctg ctggtgttct
     7021 acgtgatgct ggtcatcacc atggccatcg aggttcttcg gcgtgagatt ttcgctttct
     7081 cgtcgatctg gggcgaagag atcgtccgct attctttcat ctaccttgcg tggatcggtg
     7141 cggcagcagc cgtaaaggaa cgcgcccata tccgcatcga cgtgatcatg cactaccttg
     7201 ggccgcgtcc caaggcgctg ctgtatatcc ttggcgatct ggtgatgttc ggcgtggcgg
     7261 tcatcgcgct ctactggtcg tatgaggcgg tgcatgtttc ggccaagttc ggttcggtga
     7321 cggacgggct gagggtatcg aaggtgtggt tcctgatggc cgtgcccacc ggttttgcgc
     7381 tgatgatctg gcgtctgatc cagtcactga tgcgcgatct gaaatgcctg agggacggca
     7441 cgcccgtctt cgaaggcgac aagctgtttg actgagggga cacgcgatgc tttggggttc
     7501 tcttaatcaa actgttgaac ttgggtggga tttctacctg cctgttatcc tgttcgttgg
     7561 tctgattgcc ttggctgtgc ccgtctgggc ggccatcggc actgccgcta tcgtgatgct
     7621 ggtcatgtcc ggcgacctgc cgttgagcct tgtgggcgaa agccttttca ccggcatcga
     7681 cgccttcgcc ctgacggccg taccgctgtt catcctgacc ggggacgtgc tggtgcgcac
     7741 ggggttgtcg cgaaagtttc tggacgtggc cgaggcgttg acttgtttcg ccaagggcgg
     7801 ctttggctcg gccactgttc tggtctgcgg catgttcgcg gcgatctcgg gctcggacgc
     7861 ggcgggcgct gctgcggtgg gccgaatgac gatcaatcgg ctggtcgaaa gcggttatcc
     7921 ccgcccctat gcctgtgcgc tggtcgcggc aggggcctgt accggcatcc tgatcccgcc
     7981 ctcgatcgcc tatatcatca tcggtcttgt gctgggtatt tcggcctcga ccctgtttct
     8041 ggccgccctc atccccggat tggccattct tgtctcgatc cttgtaacca acatcatcat
     8101 gaaccgcatc tacgcctatg agggcggcgg catgatgacc atgggcgaat ggctggccaa
     8161 tctgggcaag gcgctgaaat ccggctggta cgcgttcatt gtgccgggga tcatcttcta
     8221 cggcatcttc tcgggccgcc tgacgcccac cgaggctggt gcgaccgctg tcgtcgtcac
     8281 catcatcatg ggcttcatcc tgcgcacgct gacgctggct gatttcccgt cgatgctggt
     8341 cagttctgcc aaggtgaacg gggtgatctt gccgatcatc gccttctcgg ctccgctggc
     8401 cgaggcactg gcgatcatgg gtgtgccgca ggggttcgtg acggccgtga cctcgatgac
     8461 cgatgacccc tatctgctga tcctgctgat gatcggcatc ctgatcgccg caggctgtgt
     8521 catggagacg acaccgaata tcgtgatcct ggctccgatc ctgaaaccgc tggcggacaa
     8581 tatcggcatg aacgagattc agttctgcat tatgatgatc accgcattgg gtgtgggctt
     8641 tatcacccct cctttgggtc tgaacctgtt cgttgtttcc gggataaccg gagaatcaat
     8701 tctaaaaatc gcggcgcgcg ccgtgccctt tgttctgacc atgctgatcg tggtaatcct
     8761 gatcgcctat gtaccggcgg tgtcgacgac attgcttcct gccatctacc aataggacct
     8821 gctgaccatg ccccgtgact atctgaaaaa ggcgacattg acggcgcaat ctcatgcgtc
     8881 cgaagtgcac gacacggtca agacgatcct tgccgaaatc gaggcgggtg gtgatgccaa
     8941 ggcgctggaa tacgccgcca agttcgacaa gttcgaaggc aatgtgctga tgacacaggc
     9001 cgagattgac gccgccattg cattggtgcc cgagaagctg aaggccgaca tccgcttcgc
     9061 ccatgacaac gtgcgccgat ttgccgaggc ccagaaagcg accgtgtcgg acgtcgaggt
     9121 cgagatcgta ccaggcgtga ccgcaggcca aaaggcgatc ccggtggacg cggcaggctg
     9181 ctacgtcccc ggcgggcgct acagccacat cgccagcgca atcatgaccg tgaccacagc
     9241 caaggtggct ggatgtcgtc atatcaccgc ttgttcgccc ccgcgtcccg gtgaaggtgt
     9301 ggccccagcc attgtctatg ccgcccatat ctgcggtgcc gacagcatct tggccatggg
     9361 cggggtacag ggcgtggccg cgatgaccta tggcctgttc ggcctgccgc gcgcgaatat
     9421 ccttgtgggc ccgggcaatc agttcgtagc cgaggccaag cgcatcctct atggcaaggt
     9481 cggcatcgac atgatcgccg gtcccacaga cagtctgatc cttgccgaca gcagcgccga
     9541 cgcgcatgtg gtggcaaccg atttggtcag tcaggccgag cacggctaca actcacccgt
     9601 ttggctggtg acggatgacc gggctttggc ggaaaaggtg atggagttgg tgcccgccct
     9661 gatcgaaaac ctacccgagt tgaaccgaga gaatgcctcg gccgcgtggc gcgactatgc
     9721 cgaggtgatc ctgtgcggcg accgagagga aatggccgcc tgttcagatg cttacgcgcc
     9781 cgaacacctg accgtgcagg ccgaggatct ggagtggtgg ctggatcggc tgacttgcta
     9841 cggctcgttg tttttgggtg aggaaacgac agtgtcctat ggcgacaagg ccaccggcac
     9901 caatcacgtc ctgccgactt ccggcgcggc cagctatacc ggcgggctga gcgttcacaa
     9961 atacatgaag atcgtcacat ggcagcgggc cacccgcgaa gggtcgaagc ccatcgccat
    10021 tgcgactgcg cggatttcaa gactggaagg catggaaggc cacgcccgcg ctgccgatgt
    10081 tcggctggcg aaatacttcc ccgatgaaca gttcgacctg tccgcagatg gatgatccgc
    10141 gcacgctttt tgacctgacc ggtcgggtcg cgtgtgtcac cggcgccagt tccggccttg
    10201 ggcggcaagc ggccaaggtt ctggccgccg ccggagcaaa ggtcgtggcc gtggcccgtc
    10261 gacacgatgc tttggccggg ctggtcgcca agattggtaa cagcgcggcc atggtcgcca
    10321 ccaacatcgc ggatagggac cagatcgcag cggtggcgca agacatctcg gaccctttcg
    10381 gaccgccgga tattctgatc cacgccgctg ggatcaacac tcgtgaagcg gcagatgacg
    10441 tgaccagcca gggttgggat gcaacgctgg ccctgaatct gagtgcaccg tttttcctga
    10501 gccaagcgct ggtgcctgcc atgaaagaca agggctgggg ccgcatcgtc acgtttgcat
    10561 ccctgcaaac cacccgcgcc tttcccggcg gtatcgcgta tggcgcgacc aaggccggga
    10621 tcggtcagtt gacccgcgcc atggccgagg cctggtcgcc ccacggtatc accgccaacg
    10681 ccatcgggcc ggggtttttt ccgaccgaat tgacacaagc cgtgttcgac gacgccaaac
    10741 gggccgagcg caacgccgcc cagacctgta tcgggcgcaa cggacggatg gaggatatca
    10801 acgggccgat ccttttcttg tgctcaaagg cctcggacta tgtcaccggg caggtcctga
    10861 tggttgacgg ggggttcacc gcaaaatgaa agcactggtg tatgaagggg tggaacatgt
    10921 ggcctatcgg gatatgcccg acgcggcgcc gcaggatgcc gaacatctga tccgggtcga
    10981 ggcggtgggt atctgcggct cggacatgca cgcctatctg gggcacgatg cgcgacgtcc
    11041 tgcgccgctg atcctggggc acgaagccgc cggggtaatc gtgggcggcc cacgcgatgg
    11101 ggacagggtt actatcaacc ctctggtcca ctgcggcacc tgcacggcct gccaatcggg
    11161 ccgggtcaat atctgcccca accgccagat catctcgatg cccccccgcg aaggggcctt
    11221 tgcgcaatac gtcgccatgc cggaccgcaa tctggtgacg gtgcctgaca acgtgccgct
    11281 ggccaaagca gcattggccg aaccgctggc agtaagctgg cacacggccc ggctagggct
    11341 ggaggcgctg catcccgcga tggatcggcg cgccttggtc atcggcggtg gcgccatcgg
    11401 gttggccgca gcgctggcgc tgaaggcaat gggtgtcagc gatgtcacca tcacggaacc
    11461 caacgacgcc agacgcacct atgtggcgag tatttgcccc ttcaacctgc gagctgaaac
    11521 aaccgagaca ttcccactgg tcatcgacgc ggtaggcttc gcagcgacgc gccaggctgc
    11581 ctcggcccta gtcgaaccgg ggggtgtgat cgctcatgtc ggcctgggcg acgggggcgg
    11641 cgggttggac attcgccgta tgaccttgca ggaaatcaca tttatcggca cctataccta
    11701 tacggtcgag gatttccgcc aaaccgcaag tgccattttt gacggcaggc tgggcgcact
    11761 ggactggatc gaaatgcggc ccctgtccga aggtgccgag gcgttccgcc agttacgcaa
    11821 cggatcggtg gccgtgccca agatcatcct cacgccgtgg gattaggccc ggcagaaacg
    11881 gaggcattca tgtatcagaa aattcttgtg ccaatggcgc tggatcacga catttcaccc
    11941 cacaccttgc aggtggcccg cgccttggcc gccgatgact gcgagatcgt ggccttgcat
    12001 gtctatgaga tgccgcaggg ttcggtcagc gcgtatctgg acaaggatgt ggtagatgaa
    12061 ggctttcgcg ccgcgctgaa tttgctgcgc gacaaggtct cggggctcga gggcgtgagg
    12121 ccggaaatca tcaaaggcca caccgcgcgt accatcattg atttcgccaa tgaacacagc
    12181 tttgactgca ttgtcatcgg atcgcacaaa ccggggctta gcgactattt ccttggctca
    12241 accgcctcac gcgtcgtgcg ccatgcaggc tgcgcagtgc atgtgcatcg ccgaacctaa
    12301 accgctcatc gcgctggcaa agcgcccaat acaggacgga cacacaggat atgaacatag
    12361 acaaaaagat cacggatgat ctggtggcca acgatatctc gttcgtcacc accgttccgt
    12421 gcaagcaact ggccggagtt attgccgaga ttgacgccca tgacagcatc taccacatcc
    12481 cgtcgaataa agaggatgag ggcatgggcc tgtgcgcggg cgcatggatg gggggcaagc
    12541 gccctgcgat catcatgcag aacaccgcga tcggtgtgac gatcaatacg ctggccacgc
    12601 tgatccagta ttaccggatg cccttgccca tgctgatctc ataccggggc gagctgcgcg
    12661 aacccatcgc ctgtcaggtg gaaatggccg tgcacaccaa ggcgctgctg gcacagttga
    12721 atatcccgac ctaccacttt cacaatcagg cggatgtcga ggaactggat gcgatcctga
    12781 aatacacctt catgtgcaac aaaccggtcg ccattctgac cgacgccaat ttctggggag
    12841 gctacggcga ccaatgatcc gttctgacgt tttgaaagaa atcgctccga tcctgcgtga
    12901 tcagcttgtg gtctgcaata tcggtattcc cagtcaggaa ttgcacgcca tcgacgatca
    12961 acccagcaat ttctatatgc tggggacaat gggtctggcc tcaagcatcg gcctgggcct
    13021 ggcgttgtcg cagcccaaac cggtgatagt catcgacggt gatggctcgg tcctgaccaa
    13081 tctgggcact ttgccgacca tcgccaacaa cgtagccgac aattacatcc tgctaatcgt
    13141 cgacaatggc tcttacggct cgaccggcga tcaaccgacc tacgcgggac agaaaacctc
    13201 gctgacgaaa atggccgagg cggcaggctg cgagcgcgtg atcgagtgtc aggccgaaga
    13261 caccggccgg gtgctgcaag aggcgctgga tgccaaacag atgaccatca tcgtgtgtaa
    13321 atgcgaaagc ggaaacgcca agatgccacc gatcacgacg gacccagtcg tcatccgcga
    13381 ccgctttatg aaagccgtga tggcctgatg ctagccacca tccacagtgc cgaagatgcc
    13441 cgtcgtctgg cgcggcggcg tcttccgtgg atggtgttcg actacataga tggcgcagcc
    13501 ggtaccggac aaggtgcgat acgcaatcgc gcggcactgg acgccatgac cctgtgtcca
    13561 cgggtattgc gggatgtcag cgagcggacg ttggaaacgc gactttttgg caagcccgcg
    13621 cagcgcccct ttggcattgc accgatgggc atgtgcaacc tgtccgcgcc cggtgccgat
    13681 ctgatgctgg cgcggttggc ggcgcgttat gccatacctc tgggtgtatc gaccgtcgcc
    13741 tcgaccccta tggagaagct gatcgagatt gccgaagggc acgcctggtt tcagctctat
    13801 ttcagcggag acggcgcggg aacgttcaag ctggtcgatc gcgcaaaatc agccgggtac
    13861 aagacccttg tgctgaccgt cgatgtcccc gaagtgggtc gccgcccgcg cgaactgcgc
    13921 cacgggttca agatgccctt ccgcatcggt ccacagcagt ttctggactt tgcgatacat
    13981 cctcgctggt ccttggccac attgcggtcg ggaaagcctc agatggccaa tttcctgatg
    14041 gaaggttacg agttcgaccg tacagaaagc cgagccaaag ccacgtggga aacgctggcc
    14101 cgcctgcgtg accaatggga cggaaacttg gtgctgaagg gtattctaga ccccgaggac
    14161 gcgctggccg caaaatccgc cggagccgat gcggttcagg tgtccagcca cggcgcacga
    14221 cagttggaca gcgccccagc cgcctttgac gccttgcgcc tgatacgaga tgccgttggg
    14281 ccggaatatc cgctgtttta cgacagcggg ctacgctcgg gtgaagacgc agtcaaggtt
    14341 atgatttccg gcgccaattt tgtgttcttc ggccgggtca tgcaatacgc aatcgccgcc
    14401 gctggcgagg ctgggctgca tcagctctgg gacgtattga gcgatgaatt cagcatcaca
    14461 atggcccaga tcggggccac ttccatcgac gatctaaacc cctgaccatt tggctgaact
    14521 cttctgccca ggctttttga ccaccaattt ctaggttggc ttcgtgggtt cggtcatcag
    14581 atgtgcagcg gactggttga acagggtggc gtgttgctgg gccgtggcct tgcccgagaa
    14641 ctgagcgtcc ttgtgcaggt tgatcgcgtc gatcaccgcc gggcgcgctt tgatacgctg
    14701 acgccaagcg gccacattgg ggaacccgtc cagtgaaact cccaagggtt tcgcaataaa
    14761 ggcccaaggg aaacacatca tgtccacgat ggaatagcga tccagcatat actcccgacc
    14821 ttgcagccag gtttccatca ccgccagcgc gcgctcgaat tcgcccttgt agcgtttatg
    14881 ggcgtagggc tgatcttcgg ggctgtaatt cacgaagtga ctcagctgcc cacccatcgg
    14941 gccttggttg gcggcctgcc agaacaacca ctcgttaaag gctatccgtt cggcgggggt
    15001 ttgcggccca aactgtcccg tccgctcagc cagatagagc aggattgcgc cgctttcgaa
    15061 tacggtttgc ggcccgtccg gcgcgtcgtg atcgacaatc gcgggcattt tcgcgttggg
    15121 gctgatggag cggaacgcag gtgtgaactg gtcaccggcg cgcaggttca tcagaacggt
    15181 gcgatgctcc aaccccgttt cgcccagcat gatcgccact ttccagccat tcggggtagg
    15241 agaatagtaa aagtcgatca tgaggcgtct cctgcctgcg cctcggcgcg cactgcgtct
    15301 gtatgttcgc ccagctctgg cgccgggcgc agatcggttg cgggcgtgcc gtgaaatacg
    15361 gcggcagggc gggtttgacg caatcggccc gccgtggggt ggtcatattc cacgatcatc
    15421 ccgttggcgt gcaattgcgg atgttggcgc atctcttgcc gggtcagcac cggggcacag
    15481 ggcacaccgg ccccttccag ctcggtcaac aacgcgtccc ggtcgatatc ctgcacgatg
    15541 gtctgggtca gctccagccg ggcatggcgg ttgatgtcac gcaattcggg ggtcttgaac
    15601 cgttcatctt ccagaatatc gaggcgaccc gtggcgtggg ccagcgcctc ccaatgtttg
    15661 ttgagcatga ccgagatgct gagataccca cccttcacct tgtagatcag gtcgtggaaa
    15721 gactggcttt cctctttctc catctcatcg ccaacaaacg tgtggccgtt catatccgag
    15781 gcccaaagga aagctgtcac cgtgtccagc atcgacaggg tcactttctg cccctgcccc
    15841 gtgcgttctc gcgcgaacaa cgcggctgtg acggcctgac tggcctgcac agccgtcagc
    15901 ttgtcgggca gaatggtgcg caccagacgc gggcgttcct cgtccgaacc ggcctgtacc
    15961 gtggtcaagg ccgacaaagc ctgaataagc gggtcatata ccggtttatt cgccaaggga
    16021 ccgtcgaacc cgaagcccga gatcgacata tagaccagac gcgggttcag cgcgcttaac
    16081 acctcatagc ccaggcccaa acgatccacg acaccggggc ggaaattctg gatgaacaca
    16141 tctgcggttt tgaccagaga cttgatcatc tcgatatcgt cagggttctt cagatccgcc
    16201 actaccgagc gcttgttgcg gttgttattg aggtatgagg ccgaatgccc accccgccgc
    16261 gtggccacat ggcgggtaaa atcgccttcg gcgcgctcga tcttgatgac atctgcgccc
    16321 tgatccgcaa ggatcatcgt gctcatcggg cccgagacca cagccgtcaa atccaccacc
    16381 cggacgcccg acatcggccc gttgcgccga aggttttcgc tttgtgtcat cgccagttcc
    16441 ttttgatccc cgagccgatg ctaactccgg caccggccag aacgtagagc aaaaagctgg
    16501 ggtgtcgtcg tccaatatgc aagcacccgc tgcaattgcg ccagttttgt ggaccaagtg
    16561 ctcacctgtg aggccgtttg ctgaaaacgc tttggcaact catcatgtta caagcctcag
    16621 gcgttcttcg ggcatccctg cgcagcgctt catctgttgt actcgcgctg cgaatgtctt
    16681 gacgaccgcc gcactagaca aagcctttta cctgtaggaa cctgtggcca aacagaaaac
    16741 agggagacgt ttgatgaaac tgctttccag cacagctttg gctttgatgg tctctgcaac
    16801 ggtggcgtat gccgcaggcg gcggagcctg tgcagtggac aaaacacttg tggaaggaac
    16861 gctgaccatc gccactggga acccggccta ttatccttgg gtgatggatg atgcgcccga
    16921 aagcggtcag gggtttgaag cggctgttgc ctatgccatc gctgataaaa tgggtttcag
    16981 ctcggatgat gtcacctggg tccgcaccag ctttgatgag gcgattcaac ctggcgcgaa
    17041 gaattttgat ttcaacatgc agcaatactc gatcaccccc gagcgcgagg aaatggtcga
    17101 tttcagcctg ccatactacg cctcggccat ggcggttctg acaactcaaa atgtggtcga
    17161 caacggcgcc caagcaacat tggacagcct caagggtttg aaatggggtg ccgtggccac
    17221 cacgactgcg ctgccgatcc tcaatgacct gatccaacct gcgagcgatc cgctgcttta
    17281 caatgacaat gccgatgtga atgccgccat tatggcgggc cagatcgacg ccgcactgta
    17341 tgatctgccc acggcactat atctgtcggc cgtggtggtg gagggcggcg cgctcttggg
    17401 tcagttcccg ccggacaagt cggaaaaccc cgatcagttc ggacttctga tggaggaagg
    17461 gaacccgttg aaggaatgcg tcgacgcggc gatctcggaa ctaacggaaa gcggcgagct
    17521 tgccgctatc gaggcccaat ggctggccga ggccacgggt gttccggtca tcgaataaat
    17581 gagcgaaaca tcggtgcaga acaaggcgac cgagcgctct agctcggcgc ccacgcggcg
    17641 tgaggtctat gaggccggga ttcggcggcg ctcgaaccgg atcgcgttga cttcaacagc
    17701 tatcgtggtg ctggccattg tggtgctagt gccgcttgcc cccggctggg atgctgtaca
    17761 gcgcgccttt ttcaacggtc gggtctttgc ggcgacgttt cccggcctgc tcgaggcctt
    17821 tctgctgaac gtgatgattt tcgcgtggtc cgcgccgctt attgccatca ccggccttgc
    17881 cattgcgctg tgtcgcgaca cccgcgcgcc tgcgctgttt ccacttcggc tgttcgggat
    17941 tgcctatacc gatgtcttcc gcggcctgcc ggtggttctc gtcatctata tcattggctt
    18001 cggggtgccc ggccttggcc tacccaggcc ctggaacagc ccctatatct ggggcacctt
    18061 ggcgctggtg ctggtctact cggcttatgt ggctgaagtt atccgttccg gcatcgactc
    18121 gatccatcag tcacaacgat ccgccgcagc ctccttgggt ctgagcgatc aggacaccat
    18181 gcgttttgtg gtcttgccgc aggctgtccg caacgttgtt cctgccaata tgaacctctt
    18241 cattgccttg cagaaggacg tggcgctttt gtctttcatc ggtccggtcg agatttttcg
    18301 tcaggccggg gtctacaaat cgctttacgc gaattttacg ccctatgtcg gtgccgcgct
    18361 catcttccta gccctgacca tcccagccac acgatatgca gattatctga tgaacaagca
    18421 gaaccgggcg cgcacatgac gacgaaacta tccttgcgag gggtacgcaa acggtttggc
    18481 gatcacgaag tctgcaaagg cattgatctg gacgtggccg agggcgagat ggtctgtctg
    18541 atcggggcgt ccgggtctgg caagtcgacg ctcttgcgct gcatgaacct gctggaaccg
    18601 attgacgatg gcgcgatctg gctggacggc gtggacatat ccgagccggg gctggaccca
    18661 cagcccgtgc gccagcaaat cggcattgta tttcaaagct ataacctctt tccccacatg
    18721 accgcagccg agaatgtgat gctggcccca cgtcgtgtac gtggtttgag ccggcaagac
    18781 ctgcttccaa gggtaacgca gctttttgcc cgcttcgggt tgggcgaacg gatggggcac
    18841 tatccagatc agctttcagg tggccaacag caacgggtgg cgatcatccg agcgttggcg
    18901 atggagcccc agatcatgct ctttgacgag ataacaagcg cgcttgatcc cgaacttgtg
    18961 ggcgaggtgc tggatgtgct gcgcgatctg cgacagcagg gcatgaccat ggtgctggca
    19021 acccatgaga tgggttttgc tcgagaactg gctgacaagg tctgctttct ggatgcaggt
    19081 cgtattctgg aacaaggtcc gcccgaggta ctttttgctg cgccgcaaga agaacgcacc
    19141 aaggcctttc ttgcgcgggt cctctgacca tattgatccc gcccagtggg cgtccgcaac
    19201 atcctttgct gcatcgtttc cacctttact gttgcgcgca ggcatcttgt tatgggtcga
    19261 tcaaagcaac ttggtacttg tcgagaattt ccgccagttc agcaccgtaa gagaacaggg
    19321 gttcgctgcg gactgatcgg actttggtca tcccacgttc aaatactgcc acattagact
    19381 gttcattcag gcgggatgaa aaaatgatcc cgtcgggctg atctttatgt tcatgaatgg
    19441 ccagtgacca aatctgtccc aattcatgag actgtgcccg gaccgcatct gtcgggaccc
    19501 gataggacag ggtgcctgac ccacggaggt ccaaaagttt caaaggttct gttgtggcga
    19561 tttgaactat cgaccaacct tgcagatact ttcgagagat cgggatacct tctttgtcag
    19621 cgcccagccc gctgtcgcgt atgatggctt ctaaaacgca agtttcgata ctcgtaccga
    19681 aataaacagt cgcgtacgta tcggcagtgc cgctaccaat cctgggatct gagaaacgac
    19741 ttggagcggg gcgaaacccc aacgggtttg gatatcgtgt ctgaaacgcg cgaaaatgcg
    19801 gcacctggtc aaggtcaaca agattgagat cgcgcgcgtg gaatgccccg gtcggcagga
    19861 attcaacagg aaacagactg tctggcatta agttgtacta ccgccaagta caccatctat
    19921 atgcgccaga acttttgagg tctctccacg gcgaagtttt tcgtagacgg gctctccttg
    19981 cgcatccgga aaagtttcgg tcagcatccg ataggccgtc caggcgtcac cgtccaaacg
    20041 atcaatgacc tcgcttagtc cctcaattgt ttctccggtc ggcaagattt gccactcggg
    20101 atatttgagc gtcttcggcc ccccgcgcaa agcaagaagc tgtcccgatt tgcggcgctt
    20161 gtcgattgct tggcgtgtaa caccaatgag atcggccaat tgaggtgtgg tcagcatctc
    20221 atcaccagca agcacagctt tgctcgcggc aacgccgcgt cgttcagcgg cgcgcagtgc
    20281 cttctcaagc gggctattga ccacggaacc tgtcgacttt gaaacttcga caaactttgc
    20341 caaagtatat gatttttcgc gccgaccgcc tcgggcgtgt ttacccttcg aacccttctt
    20401 gacacctgcc gtaagcgtct ttgcggcggc gatatcagta tgaatcctga cacttccctg
    20461 aacatactca acgttactga cggcatgctc cacgccatag aaggcctttt gcgtactagg
    20521 gttgcctgtc tgcggaatgc tcggctcgga actatgacca aaggccacaa cctcctcttc
    20581 gcccaggttg gacaacatgg tcctcaaagc ggccccaaga tcggcatcac ttgcattcat
    20641 atcgaacgat gacacctcaa ccccaccggg catcgcggcg gaagttcctg ttttcatgtt
    20701 tgtttttcgg gtcatatcgg aaaccgtttt tgtgaaagcg tgagaagcga tcagtccgca
    20761 ctagacttca acggacactg ctacgctctg ccaatatggt atcaattgac cattttgtca
    20821 acttgagcaa cctagtcaac tttgccaacc aaacaaaagc acacggaaga atccctgtat
    20881 ggaactaaca actctctgaa atgaatggtg aaatgcttca aatactccac ctcggcggac
    20941 gattgactgc accttagcta ccacgatttc ccactgggag attcatcctc aacatagcta
    21001 cggagcgcgt cgatatccga aatctcggca tggtttcgat tgatcttcac accaactgtt
    21061 ttgagcctgg aaaacgctcg gctcaggctt tcgggtttca ttcccaaacg accggcaata
    21121 agcatcttgt cgtaaggtag cgacacatcg caacgacctt cgtcgctgtc acaaaggttc
    21181 aacagaaact ccgcgacccg ctgagcgccc gtttgcgcct tgagctgctc tagttgagcg
    21241 accaacgaat gcaaatgggt aaatgtggac gccaggattg atattcctat ttcggggtcc
    21301 tctttcatca acgagatcag gatcggactg gggatatgca tcaattcgca agccgatacc
    21361 gcttcggctg ataccggata cggtacgttt cgcagggcta cagcctcgcc aaaactgtcg
    21421 ccgcgcttga aaacactgac gacagcttct gcgccggtcg gtgtaatgcg aaacagttta
    21481 atccaccccg ccagtacaac gtgaacagcc ttcgcagttt cttcctgaag gaaaattgtc
    21541 tcgccacgat catattgccg ccatatcgca tggctcaaca gcgtctcgac gtgctgatcc
    21601 ggtaaactgc gcagcaaaat cgactgacgt gcgatcgctt tttgtgcttc atgaggcaag
    21661 aatactctcc cggtgtcttt tcagccgccg aaaaaccacc gtccgggcag actgtcttta
    21721 agttatgtca aacccgcagc gttcgcatca atcttttgat gccgggtcaa cttgacaata
    21781 gtcatgtcga aagctgcacg cctggcttac ccttggtgca acgccagcaa tccgggggag
    21841 cacgaaatgg actacgagcg attttttacc cagcgcctta atgcccttcg ggacgaagga
    21901 aactatcgtg tattcataga cctgcaacga cgctgcgggt tttttcccaa tgcaaggcat
    21961 accgatggca ccgcagaacg agatgtgcgc atctggtgtt ccaacgacta tctgggcatg
    22021 ggtcagcacc ccgctgtcat tgccgccatg catgacgcgc tggatcgctg cggcgcagga
    22081 gcgggcggca cgcgcaatat ttcgggcacc acccatgacc acgtgctgct tgaggctgaa
    22141 ctggccgact tgcatggcaa agaggccgcg ctgctgttca cctcgggcta tgtgtcgaac
    22201 tgggcggcgt tggggacgct ggcggcaaaa attccagacc tgatcgtttt ctctgatgcg
    22261 ctgaaccatg cctcgatgat cgaaggcatc cgccactcac gggcacagaa ggtgatctgg
    22321 gcccataacg accttgcaga tcttgaggcc aagctggccg cagccgaccc cgacgcgccc
    22381 aagatgatcg cctttgaatc ggtctattcc atggatggcg atatcgcgcc catcaaagag
    22441 atttgcgatc tggcagataa atacggcgcg atgacctatt tggacgaagt ccacgccgtc
    22501 gggctgtatg gcccccgcgg cggcggtatt gccgaacgcg aagggctgat ggatcgcctg
    22561 accgtgatcg agggcacgct gggcaaagcg tttggcgtgg tgggcggcta tatcgcggcc
    22621 tcggccgcgc tttgtgactt cgtgcgcagc tttgccagcg ggttcatctt taccacagcg
    22681 ctgccacctt ctgttgcggc aggcgctgcg tcgtcgatcc gacatctgaa acagtcgaat
    22741 gtagagcgcg acctgcaaaa agcccgtgtg gcgcaggtgc gcgcgcggct agatgcccaa
    22801 ggcatcccgc atctgcccaa ccccagccat atcatcccgg tgatggtggg cgatccggtg
    22861 aagtgcaaat tcatctcgga cacgctgctg gaggagttcg gcatctatat ccagccgatc
    22921 aactatccca ccgttcccaa aggaaccgag cgtctgcgga tcaccccctc gcccgtacat
    22981 acggatgaag atatcgacca tctggtcggc gcgctgtccg ccctctggca gcgttgccag
    23041 atcgcgcgga tgccgatggc ggcacaataa tctaaagcgc ccctcgcttg gaaagggccg
    23101 tcctttgggg cggctttttc ttgtgtcaga tcaggtaaag cgcaaagatc agaaccgaaa
    23161 acgcggtgaa cacagcggta aagccacgca accacgcggg gctgtgcgtc aggtccagat
    23221 actgcgccag gatcacgcgg gctttgatca gcgccagcag caggataccc gcgcttaaaa
    23281 ccgccgcagg cagatgcagc actgtcaggg ccgcagaccc aaggctgagc gccagcaggg
    23341 caagccatgc gcgcgtcagg tgatatccgt gcgccccctt catcccagca ggtagatcac
    23401 cggaaacaga atgatccaga ccagatcaac catatgccag aattgcgcgc ctgcttcgat
    23461 gtttcgcggg tcatcgcgcc atgcgaccat caacaggatc agcacgccag ccagtacatg
    23521 cgccgcgtga aagccggtca gcaggtagta gaacaggaag aacggatggg tctcgaaact
    23581 gatcccctgc gcggccttgt cggcatattc ggcccctttg atgatcagga acacgacgcc
    23641 cagcatcgcc gccccgatca acgccaatcg cgcagcaccc cggcgcgttg tctgtcgcca
    23701 atgcaacgcc atcgccgcca gatagcccga tgttaccaga acccccgtat tcagcgccgc
    23761 ccccgtgcga tgcagatgtg actgcgcctc ggcaaagcct gtcgggtcgg tcaggcgcac
    23821 tcccatgaac acgattaggc ccgcgccgaa aaccagcagt tccgagatga tcaataccca
    23881 catcaacaac tcgcccggaa gttcgtcgat cagagagctg tcgctcatgc gccgaccagt
    23941 tggcggtaga tctgcggcag cgccatggtc agacggtgcg ggtcggggat gacggcgaag
    24001 ccgccctgcc cgaacatgcg cgggaaccag cttttgccgg ttttgtcgat cgtaacgcca
    24061 aagaccgatt gcccggcgcg gcgcgcttcg cgcacggcca tactggtgtc ttcgatcccg
    24121 tggcggcctt cgtagtggtc cagatcgttt ggtttgccgt cggtgatgac caacagcaag
    24181 cggcgttttc gggattgcgc cgccagatcg gccgagcaat ggcggatcgc ggccccaagc
    24241 ctcgtgtagt gacctggacg cagcgaggcg atgcgttgtt cgacggtgca gcccatcggc
    24301 tcgtcgaact gtttgcagcg ttgcacatag acgcgctggc gtttcagcga actgaaggcg
    24361 tggatggcga aatcgtcgcc gcaggcattc aggccccagg cgagtgcggc caacgcctcg
    24421 cgttcgatgt cgattaccgc gcggcctgtg acggcgcttt cggtcgagcg gctgacatcc
    24481 agcaggatcg agaccgccag atcgcgcgcc tcggggcggg attgcatcca gatgcgttca
    24541 ttgccttcgc cgctggcgaa gcggtccgtt tctgcgcgca cggctgcttc gatatccaat
    24601 tgatcaccgt ccagatggcc tcgagtcatc acgcggccgg gacgcagggc ctcgaactgg
    24661 cgtttgacgg cgcggatgcg gcgggcggtg gcggggtctt tgccaaactc ggcggcgtcg
    24721 tcgcggatat cggcgtcgga cagcaggacg ttcacatggt cgggcaggta ttggccggtg
    24781 cgcacgtccc attcgggata gaggatgcgg ccagacagcc gttcgcgatt cacatcctcg
    24841 ggagccaggt ccagatgcag tttcagcttg gtgggcgggg ctttggaaat ctggcccaac
    24901 ccgatctctt cctgatcgtc cgcggctttc ttggcgttgt cggggtcgtc atcgtcgatg
    24961 cgccggttga tgttcaggaa ctcagcccag ctgaggatgg cttcgaactt atgcaggatg
    25021 aaactgtcac tgcggttcgc ctgatccgat ttgcgacggc gagcgcggtg ggttttttcg
    25081 ccggattcct cgggttcacc ttcactgtcg gggttctcga cctcattgtg ttcggaaaag
    25141 ccgacggtgc gcagctctgg ccacaggggc accgggcgaa agcgttgata gccgcgcggg
    25201 gcctcagcct gaaggtccag ataggcgcga gcccggtcgg acagcggatc gggatcgcca
    25261 agcatgtttc ggatgatgct ttcaaccgcc gcttcggcag ggggcagatc ggggacgctg
    25321 cgttgatgca gcaaaccctt gcacagctcg gcatatagcg ggcgcaggcc gggggcgtct
    25381 tccagggtgt ccctgaccat ctgccgggcc gcagccagcg cgcgcagatc agcgcgcagc
    25441 aggtcggttt cgtctgtgcg ggttccggca tgggccgctg cagcggccag ccagacataa
    25501 agcgcaccat tggcctcgcg cagcggatag accgctaatc ggtcgggcag acgcagaacc
    25561 tctccgtcga acgaggcgcg cggcatcagc tcggcctcgg tcgccagttt gcggcgccag
    25621 cttagacggt ggcgtgaaat ctcgggtgag accgggcgca attcaacgcc cgggctaccc
    25681 ccaagtcctc gaaagaggac ggccagccgc cccgcgacct ctgagaggtc gaccgcggct
    25741 ccatcatgca ccttgggtgc atcgaggcgg ctggcaaggg tgtgccacag tttcccgatc
    25801 gtttcttcgg gttcccatgg ctcaaaatcg atcctgacca tcggccggcc tcacccaaag
    25861 acagccgtga caagatcgag gagcccgcgt ttgatatcct cgtcatctgt cagaggttca
    25921 accatagcgg caaggatggc gcggtcggtg gacatgccct gtgcgatcag tgtcgcggca
    25981 tagacgacca aacgggtaga aacgccttcc tcaaggtcct gacccttgag tccgcgtagc
    26041 ttgttcgcca gccggatcag cggcttgcag cgttccagcg acaggccact ttccttggcg
    26101 acaacttcgg cctccatttc aggtgacgga aaatcgaact ccagcgagat aaaccgctgc
    26161 cgggtcgagg gtttcagggt tttcaggata ttctggtatc cgggattgta tgaggcgacc
    26221 agcatgaaac cgggcgcggc ctcaagttcc tctcccgtgc ggtcgatcgg caggatgcgc
    26281 cggtcgtcgg tcagcgggtg cagcacgacg gtgacgtcct tgcgagcttc gaccacctca
    26341 tcaaggtagc agatcgctcc ttcgcgcacc gcgcgggtca gggggccgtc ggcccagacg
    26401 gtttcgccgc ccttcagcag atagcgaccg atcaggtcgg cggcagccag atcgtcatgg
    26461 caggccacgg tataaagcgg gcggccaagc cgagcggcca tatggcccac aaaccgggtc
    26521 ttgccgcagc ctgtcgggcc tttcagaaga acgggcaggt cgttgttgta agcggcgcag
    26581 aacacatcgc attcatcgcc ttggggcagg tagaaggggg cgtttgccgc cccctcactc
    26641 agtttaatgg aaccgtccat atccatcact ccgcaggggt ttcagctgcg ccgggttcaa
    26701 tcacctcttt ccggggaacc cagagcgagt agatgaacag cagcgcgcca aggacaacga
    26761 ccacaccaga ccccagacgc atccagtaga agatcgcaat ctggtcctgc acatccatga
    26821 agtagtctcc gaccacccgc tgcatgtgtg tctggacggt gccaccgaag gtcagcacga
    26881 aggtcatgaa gaccatgccc gaggacatca gccagaacga tcccatgttc agcacctgat
    26941 tatacggatc acggtttttc aggatcggca tcgcatagct gaagatcgcg aggttgaggc
    27001 agacataggc gccgtagaag gccaggtgac catgggccgc ggtgatctgc gtgccgtggg
    27061 tatagtagtt caccccgtgc agcgtatgca ggaagcccca gacaccggca ccaaagaagg
    27121 ccagcgtcgc acagcccagc gaccacagca gagcggcttt gttgggatgg tcccggcggc
    27181 ctttccagac catgacgaag gcgaaggcca tcatcgcgaa gaacgggatt acttcgaggc
    27241 ttgagaagat tgacccgatc cactgccagt aaccgggtgt accgatccag tagtagtggt
    27301 gccctgtgcc aaggatgcca gagaacagcg cggcggcgac gatgacatag agccatttct
    27361 cgaccacctc acggtccacg cctgtcagct tgagcatcag ataggccagg atcgacgcca
    27421 tgatcagctc ccacacgcct tcaacccaca ggtggacgac ataccaccag tattgcttgt
    27481 cgagcgacag gttgccgggg ttataaaagg caaacagaaa cagcagcgcc agaccccaca
    27541 gacccaacaa aaggatgttg gtgatcgcgg tcttcttacc cttcagcacg gtcatcgaca
    27601 cgttgtaaag gaagatcagc gcggcaacga cgatgccggc cttgacccat ttgggttgtt
    27661 ccaggaactc gcgtccctct ttacccagca gccagttgcc ttcgaacaag ttgaacgtat
    27721 aggtcagcac cacgcccagt gttccgagga tcaggatcgc cagttgcgcg taggccagcg
    27781 tgggcgaatg aatttcgcgt tccgcctctt cggggatcag aaagtacgcc gcaccaaaga
    27841 agccggtaat caaccagacg attagggcat tggtatgcag catccgcacg atgttgaacg
    27901 gcaacagatc agccaggaag ttcggaaaca catagatcag accggccagc aggccgccga
    27961 tcacctggat cgcgaacagg cccattgcga atgcgaaata cgcgtaggcc actttttggg
    28021 attcatattt cattgttccg gttcccttct cagcccgcct cgttgggcgg ccagtcctga
    28081 gcgtcaatat tgtccgtcca gatcaggaag ttcgccagat cgcggatctc ttcgtcgctg
    28141 aggttgaaat tgggcatttg ccggcgaccg ggaatgccgg tcggctgcgc ctccatccag
    28201 cccttgaggg actcaaaggc cgattccggg tcgtccagca cgccccaacg ggtcatgacg
    28261 ttgccgactt cgggggcata gtatgcgccc tcgcccagga tcgtatgaca gttgatacag
    28321 gcgtgttttt cccagacatg tttgccccgg accacgcttt catccagctt ggcggtgttt
    28381 tccgaccgca ggatatacag atgggaatgg gccgacaaag ccagaaagat gaggataaag
    28441 aacagggacc cgccgtagaa tatattgcga gccatgctct tggtcatgac ttcacgcatt
    28501 gcgctctcct ttgcgcagat tagctagtat gggcagaatg gagattgggc aggcccggct
    28561 ccttaacgaa agtcaagcct gtgggatttt acgcggatcg ggctgcgcgg gcgcccgtca
    28621 acgcgggcca catcgcaagc agatacaggg caaaagccgc aacccacagc ccgtccgaca
    28681 gcagcatcgc caccagatag cccgcgttca gatcggtgcc gatccaacgg gtcagcgcgg
    28741 cgacggccat cagcccgtag gccaccacca tcggtcccgg cgcgaccaaa tcgcgcccac
    28801 tgtgacccag tgcggcgcgg ctcatgacgg ccaaggtcat acccccaaca cagccgatgc
    28861 ctaatacgtg cagcgcggcg acctcattgc ccaggccaag cccggccaga ccccatagga
    28921 tcagacccag cgccaacatg cccagcccca gatgcagcgc caaaaggatc ggttggtgca
    28981 gagtccagcg agtgcgccag cgtgccatgc gcagaacctg aaccccaccc agcaacaggg
    29041 ccaacgccgc ggcaacccga cctatgccga agaccaacac gctcagcggc agggtcagcg
    29101 ccaacaccat ccccgccctg tccaacgccg cgacagatac cggccactcc gcctcgggaa
    29161 cagcggcacg tttcatggcg ttgcgagtaa aagctggcgt aatccgtcct cctaaaatgg
    29221 cgatcatcgc acacaaggtc agcaaacctg cgcgcaggcc ggtttgcagc gtgttttccg
    29281 tcacccccat ccattccaga tgcgttaaca gatccgccac ccagatgaag accagcaaca
    29341 gcagaaaaat catgttttgc ggcttcggcc gccgcatcag ctgagtcgcg atcttggccg
    29401 ccagtatcgg cacaaaggtc agatcgaccg ccgcaaccag aaccggtgat atcatccctg
    29461 aaaaccacat ggccatccgc cctgccaacc acattgcggc agccaatgta atgaaccgca
    29521 cgcgcgcgtc cgccgctcct gtccagttgg gaactgccgt cagaaaaaac ccaccaagcg
    29581 ctgcggtggc atagccgaaa accatctcat gcgcatgcca cattgggggc gtcatcccgt
    29641 agttcggtgc cagatagggc acgcttaacc acagacccca gaccaacccg acaaataggc
    29701 cgtagagccc agcggacaga aagaaaacgc gaaacccttc cccaaatacg cgggttatga
    29761 ttgtgggcat ggctgctctc cttgacggtt ttggtcatcc tatcaaggcg ctcaaccgca
    29821 ctgcttaacc aaagtcaaaa cccggcaaac atgcccgtaa gactcagatt ttactgccgg
    29881 attttcaggt tttttcgtga ctgacgacaa attgcctcgg cactgttgac tttcgtcaag
    29941 gatcaccggt cgccgatgtc tcaggcttgg acctgcctca ccagcaaacg gagagtgatc
    30001 atgtcacttg gaatcagcta caataaaacc ggtcgcgcct ttggggtcgg tttggcgatg
    30061 ctgctgggca gcgtcgctgc acctgccctg gcagaagagc caaccctgag caaagaagcc
    30121 tttgaatcct cgaaacagct gtactttgaa cgctgcgccg gttgtcacgg cgtgttgcgc
    30181 aaaggggcaa caggcaaaag ccttgagcct gtggtcgaga agaaaaatga cgatggcacc
    30241 gtcgccgtat ccggtaccct gaaactgggt caggaacggc ttgagaagat catcgcatgg
    30301 ggtaccgaag gtgggatgaa caacttctcg gacgtcatga ccgaggacga aatccgcgat
    30361 atggcgacct acatccagat ggagccgccc aagccgcccg agatgtcgct ggaacagatg
    30421 atggcgaccc gcaaggtcta tgtggaaccc gaagattacc cgaccgagcc tctgcatggc
    30481 cgcaactggg aaaacttctt tgtcgtcatt gagcgtgacg taggcaaggt ggccgtgatc
    30541 gacggtgata ccaaggaagt gctggcgcat atcccaaccg gctatgccgt gcacgttctg
    30601 aaagcgtccg agcaccataa actggaagaa ccggaaaatc cgggccgctt ctggtacacg
    30661 atgggccggg acggcaagat gaccaagatc gacctgtggc agaaccctga aaacatgctc
    30721 gtggccgaag tcaccattgg gtatgacgcc cgcgacgtgg ctgtttcggg tgacggtaaa
    30781 tacgtcatcg gtggggccta ttggccgccg cactttgcaa tcgtcgatgc cgaaaccatg
    30841 gagccgaaaa aggttgtctc aacccgcggt gtgaacgtgg acggggacta tgtggaagaa
    30901 agccgtgtgg ccgccatcta caccaccccg aacgagccca catggattgt cgccgtcaag
    30961 gaactcggcc agctctggca ggtggactac accgacctgg acaacctgcg gatcgacaag
    31021 atcgacagcg ccaagttcct gcatgatggg ttcttcgacc caaccggtcg ctacttccag
    31081 atcgccgcaa acgcgtcgaa caaaatggtt gtcgtcgata cccagactca caagctggaa
    31141 gcactgatcg acactgcgcc gctgccgcac cccggccctg gtgcaaactg ggatgacccg
    31201 aattgcggtc ctgttgcagg cacaacccac ctgggcgaag gcacggtcac cgtttggggt
    31261 aacgaccccg aaggtcaccc cgatcaggca tggcagacct gctatgaagt tgaaaccgat
    31321 ggacccggtc tgttcatccg gacccacccg gaatcagact atatctgggc cgaccagacc
    31381 aaacaccccg agcctgaaat tcagcaatcg gtgcaggtca tcgacaaggc caccggtgag
    31441 atcgtgaaaa cgatccagat caccgaagag gaaggcaatg tcgccgtcca cttcgagttc
    31501 aaccaggacg gctccgaggt ctgggtctcc aagtggaatc gctcgacttc gaaagagcct
    31561 aacggtgaga tcgtgatctt cgacgccaaa acgctggaag agaaagcgcg cgtgaaaggt
    31621 ctgttcgcgc cgactggcaa gttcaacgtc tacaaccggt cgaaccacgt cacctgacgg
    31681 gttcagcacc aaacaccgga aagggcgggc ccctcgcccg ccctttcttc gtttgacttc
    31741 tcatcaaaat ccacaggcct gacacccagg gccagaaaag aaagccataa cggagactgg
    31801 atatgacctc cgaaccggaa aagaaaaaac caatctggcg ccggtatttc ctgtggggaa
    31861 tgcccgtggc tggaatcgcc gcggcctttg tcggcggcat catcttctgg ggcgggttca
    31921 acaccgccat ggaagcgacc aacaccaagg aattctgcgt ctcgtgccac gagatgcgcg
    31981 attttgttta cgaagaatac accggaacga tccacgacgt gaaccgttca ggcgttggcg
    32041 ccgtctgttc cgattgccac gtgccgaagg actggacgca caagatcatc cgcaagatca
    32101 aggcgtctaa agagctgtat ggcaagatgg tcggtaccat cgacacgcgc gagaaattcg
    32161 aagccaagcg cgtgcacctg gcgatgaacg agtgggaacg gatgaaggcc acagactcgc
    32221 gcgaatgccg taactgccat gatttcgaat ccatgatgcc cgagttccag aaaccccgcg
    32281 cacggcagca gcacttgaac gcgatgaccg tcggtcagac ttgtatcgac tgccacaagg
    32341 ggattgccca ctcggatgcc cgtgatcggg cggacgagga gtatctggaa gaactcgaag
    32401 cgccgaaccc tgcatttatc cgcgagatcc cggccgaata tctggccagt ctggaacgga
    32461 tcgaaaccaa agaggccgca gaggctgagg ctgaaaaagc tgcacgcgtc gcgcagcagg
    32521 aagccatcca ggcccagatc gcggcggccg ttgatgctgc tctggccgaa cagcaagccg
    32581 gcagcgacaa gacagcctcg gcaggcggca gcgatgttgg cacgaatatt gactggaatg
    32641 cggtcgccag cgctgacatg aaactgttct atccggggca ggcctcgttc gaatgggtgc
    32701 agaatggtcg gtcacatggg ggcgcacggc ctttgaccaa gggcggcgac aaatgcacga
    32761 cctgtcacgc cgccgagttg gacgcgatcg gcaacaagat tgttgccggg ggcgagcttg
    32821 aaccgacacc gatccccggc aagcgcggcg tgatcgacgc gaccgtacag gcggcccatg
    32881 atgacgagaa cctctatatc cgtcttcaat ggccggatgc gggccacaac cctgcgccct
    32941 tcgtggatgg tggcaagatg gacccggaca accagatcaa ggtggcgatg atgatcaccg
    33001 gcacgggttt cgaaatgggc gatcaggtgg gttgctgggc ctcgtgccac gccgacaaca
    33061 cctatatgcc ctttgatccg ggtgccgagg cgattgccgc caatggtgac ttctccagtc
    33121 gcatgaccgc acaggacacc gtgaccaaat acctcagcga aagccggacc gagatcgaca
    33181 ccaagggccg ccggggcaag cctctgggtg gttgggacaa gctgcacgcg gctgaacaga
    33241 tcgagcagta cctggccgat ggcacctatc tggacctgat gcgcgtctat gccgatggca
    33301 gcgccaccaa cggctatctg ttggaacagc gcgtggtcaa tgacggcgag attgccgcct
    33361 cggccagcct ggacgcgggt atttggacgg tggtcttcac ccgtccgctg aactcgggtg
    33421 ctgccggtga tgtgccgctg gaagcaggcc aaacctatac ggtcggtttt gccatccacg
    33481 atgactttgc cgccgcccgg ttccaccacg tgacgctgga taccagcctg gcgctggacg
    33541 acgacagcgc gttcatcaac gtggttaaac agtaaacggc aggggccgga cgatccggcc
    33601 ccttccccaa agaagaggag atttggacga tgaaacccca acaccttctt cccgccctgc
    33661 tgcttctggc tgcgcccgca tgggcggatg acactgccga actctgcgcc gaagccgaag
    33721 accgctatgt tgagctgttc ggccagccct catccgcggt cgaggatgcc gaggtggtgt
    33781 tgatgtacaa atacaccttc tgcccggtcg acctgacggt caaacccggg accacggtgc
    33841 gctgggtcaa tgtggacaag cgcaccagcc attcggtgtt gctgaaagat ggcagcgagc
    33901 ccgaaagcga ccggcttttc cccgaggaat cggttgatct gtccttcctc acccccggcc
    33961 cgcaggacta cctgtgcgga ccgcattggg agacacagaa catgatcgga atgatcaccg
    34021 tcgaaccctg agccgaggca accatgcagg cagaacaaag gagcgcgggc gcaaatcccg
    34081 cgctccttaa ctttagtcaa ggcaaggcgg ccgagaatgc gggaaccttg gggcaagaca
    34141 cgcccggcct gcccagcaac gtcccagaca cgcagcgcga ttccgggttc cgactacatt
    34201 cagatcaagc gagttagcac atgagcggta aggtttttct gattggcgca ggccccggcg
    34261 accccgagct gatgactctg cgtgcgctgc ggatgctgaa ggaagcggat gtggttgtgt
    34321 acgaccgtct tgtttcggcc gatattttga acctgcacgc ggatggcgcg cggttagtcc
    34381 ccgtgggtaa ggcgcccaaa tgccatacgg tgccgcaaga tcggatcaat gaaatcctcg
    34441 tcgacgaagc ccgcgccggt cacacagtcg cgcgccttaa gggcggcgat cccatgatct
    34501 ttggccgtgg ctctgaagag gccgcctatc tgatggaccg tggcattcct gtcgaatacg
    34561 cgccggggat tacggcggcg cagggggcat cgtgctccac tggcgtgccg cttacccatc
    34621 gcgggattgc tacgtcggtg caatatgtca ccgggcaccg gcaggccgac aaggtgctgg
    34681 atcttgactg gaaacggctg gccgacccgg actcgacatt ggttgtttat atgggcgtcg
    34741 ccaatatcgg ccagatcgcc ataggcctaa tgaccgagaa cctgcccgga tcaaccccgg
    34801 ttctggctgt cggcaaagcg acgaccccga atgagcgccg catggtgtcc cggctggatc
    34861 ggttggcggc ggatgtgcgc gaggctgatc tgaaagcgcc tacgctgttc atcatcggca
    34921 aagtggtttc gctttatgcc gaaaagcctt tggcagagct gttggagcaa gcacatggct
    34981 agtctcgccc atcgccgacc agggtttcgc gacgtcgcga cgacccgcag tgcaggctgg
    35041 accgcgcgcg ccgctctgac aaccgccgtg cttgtggcca caaccgcctt tgccgccgac
    35101 acgctggacc ccaacgccct gaaacggctg gtccaccaag attgcggctc gtgccacggg
    35161 ctgtcgctaa aaggtggact tgggcccgat ctccgacctc aaaatcttga acactatgac
    35221 gccgaaattc tgacaggcgt gatccatgac ggcatcccag acaccgcaat gcccccatgg
    35281 cgacccttga tcagtgaaga agaagccgaa tggatcgccc gttacctgtt gcaacaggag
    35341 acccaatgaa acacctcatc ctcacccttg ccgcgaccct cttgatgacc acggcgcagg
    35401 ccgaacccac agccaccgga gatctgggcc ttgtgatcga acgggccaag ggctcggtcc
    35461 tgctggtcga tcaatccgac cgcgccgcgc tggcccggat cgaagggctg ggcgacctgt
    35521 cccatgcctc gctggtctat tcgcccgacg aacgctttgc ctatgtgttc gggcgtgacg
    35581 gagggctgac caaggttgat atcgtcaccc gccagatcgt gaaccgcgtg gtgcaggcgg
    35641 gcaacgccat cggcggcgcg atttcggacg atggcaaact ggtcgccgta tccaactatg
    35701 aacccggcgg cgtgcgggtc tttgatgcgg atacgctgga cgtggtcgcc gacatcccca
    35761 ccgacagcaa aaccatcggt ctggtcgacg cgcctggccg ccggttcgtg ttcaccatgt
    35821 gggacacggg cgagacctgg attgccgatt tcgccaaagg cccacccgca gtcaccaaga
    35881 tccccaatat gggcaaaaac ccctatgacg cgctgatcac cgccaatggc cgcacctata
    35941 tcaccggcct gtttggcgag gacggtctga ctgcgctgga cttgtgggcc gagacgcccg
    36001 aacccatccg cgtgctgccc aattacggac gcgggcaaga gaaaatgcca gtttacaaga
    36061 tgcctcatct ggaaggttgg gcgctgtcgg gccgcgaatt cgtgctgccc gccgtgggtc
    36121 atcacgaggt actgtggatc gacgccgaca ccctgaccga gaccggtcgc acacagacgc
    36181 acggccaacc ggtttttgcc atggcacgtc ctgacgggcg gcaggtctgg gtgaactttg
    36241 cccacccgct gaacgacacg gttcaggtga tcgacagcgt cagcaaagag atcatccacg
    36301 aattcaaacc aggacccgcc gtgctgcata tggaattcac tccgcgcgga catgaggtct
    36361 ggatcagcgt gcgcgatgcc aacaaggtca tggtctacga cacgcaaagc ttcgagaaac
    36421 tacgcgagat cgaggccgac agtccctctg gcatcttctt caccgcacgt gcgcacaaaa
    36481 cggggctgta gccgatgaaa catatcaccg acccgattga tcgccgcctg ctggatgagt
    36541 ttcaacgcga ttttcctgtc acggaacgtc cgtttcaggt tttgggaaat actctgggcc
    36601 tggaagaatc cgaagttctg gatcgtctgg aacggatgcg taaaaccgga cggatcacgc
    36661 gggttggagc tacaattgcg ccgggcgcag tttcggccag caccttggca gccgtcgccg
    36721 ttccggagag ccgtttagaa gaggtggctg cgctgatcga cgcggaaccc ggcgttaacc
    36781 acaactacca gcgcgaggat gagtggaacc tgtggtttgt ggccactggc ccagaccgca
    36841 cgcatgtaaa cgagacgctg gcacggattt cccggcgcac cggattgcgc gttctggacc
    36901 tgcggttggt acgcccgttc aacgtcgatc taggcttccg catgtccggc gcggagcgcc
    36961 aagtgcccgg cccgcgccac gttgactgct ccgtcatgct ggatggcgac cgctctgtgt
    37021 tgcaagcgct cagttccggt ttgcctttgg tgaccgaacc ctatgcgttg ctggcgcacg
    37081 cgctgggatg caatcccgcg caggtcatga accggatcac agttctgcac gcggctggta
    37141 tcatttcccg gctgggcgtc atcgtgcgcc accgcgcact tggctggtcc gccaatgcga
    37201 tggtggtctg gaacatgccc gccgaacggg tcgaagcagc agggcccgca ttggccgccc
    37261 atcccggtgt gaccttgtgc tacgagcgca acccggtcga aggcgtctgg ccctatcgtc
    37321 tttattccat gatccacgca cgttcgcgca ccgaagctct ggacattctg gccggggctt
    37381 cagcgctacc cgaactgtcg ggaaccaagc acaaagttct gttctcaacc cgttgtttca
    37441 aacagaccgg cgcattgatc caagccaaag aggtggccgc atgatgctgg atgacaccga
    37501 ccgcgcgatc ctgaaccgga tgcaggatga cttgccgctg acctcgcacc cctatgcggc
    37561 gatttctgat gagttgggga tcgaggaatc cgaccttctg agtcggttga gccgcatgaa
    37621 agaggatcgc gtcataaccc gattcggccc tttctttgac gcggccgcaa tgggtggtgc
    37681 cttttgcctc tgcgccatgg ccgtgccacc gcaggaattc gaaaccgtcc tgaccaaagt
    37741 caatgcacat ccagaggtgg cgcacaatta tgagcgcaca caccggctga acatgtggtt
    37801 cgttcttgcg accgagacac ccgaagggat cgcaatcgca gccgaggcca tcgaacggga
    37861 taccgggatc acagtcctgc aatttcccaa acttcaggaa tttttcatcg gcttccgggt
    37921 agcagcatga ttgacgcaaa agaccgagta attatcgaag cgctgcaagg cggtttgcct
    37981 ttggttcttg ctccctatag gcaagttgcc gataatttgg ggttggacga agacgatctt
    38041 ctgttccgcc tggctgatat gaaatcgcgt ggcgtgatcc ggcgcatcgc cgcggcaccc
    38101 aatcactaca aactgggcat gacatcgaac ggcatgaccg tctgggatgt cgaggataca
    38161 cgggtcgccg atctgggccc acagatcggg ctgctgcctt ttgtgaccca ttgctatgaa
    38221 cgtccccgcg ccctgcccga ctggccctat aacctgttcg ccatggtcca cggcaccgac
    38281 gccaccgagg tcgaggagaa gcgcgccgag attacggcga tccttggcga tgcctgccgg
    38341 gcgcaggaca tcctctattc cacgcgcatc ctgaaaaaga ccgggctgcg cctgaaacag
    38401 aaaggctgag gaccatgttc cgcctgaccg aatacatgca tcaactggtc gccccgaccc
    38461 cggtacgccc gcgccgcacc ggcccggtga agccggtggt gatctggaac ctgactcggc
    38521 gctgcaacct gaaatgccgc cattgctaca ccgtctcggc ggatgtggcg ttccctggcg
    38581 agctcagtca cactcaagcc atggtcaccc ttgaggactt gggccagttt cgcgtcccgg
    38641 ccctaatcct ctcgggtggt gagccgctgg acaggttcga tttcttcgac atctccaaac
    38701 gcgcccgcga tctggtgccg atgctggcgc tgtccaccaa tggcacgcgg atttacgatg
    38761 agacagccga catgatcgcc gatgtggggt tcaactatgt gggcatctca ctagatggga
    38821 tcggcgccac gaatgactgg ttccgcggcg ttgaaggtgc ctttgccgat gccttgcgcg
    38881 gtgtacgcga atgcaaaaag cgcggtatca aggtgggtct gcgcttctgc ctgaccgagg
    38941 gcacccagca ccacctgccc gatctgctgc aactgtgcaa cgacgaaggc gtggacaagt
    39001 tctatctgtc ccatctggtc tatgccgggc gcggtgacaa gaaccggggc gaagatgccg
    39061 aacatctgcg cacgcgcaag ggcttggacc tgttgctgga ccgtgcgtgg gaggcggcgt
    39121 ctggcgggcg tcctctggac atcgtcaccg gcaataacga cgctgatgca ggctatttcc
    39181 tgaattgggt gcgcgcgcgg ttcgacgcgg acaaggccgc ccatgtgcgg gatcatctgg
    39241 cggcctgggg cggaaactcc agcgggttgg gcgtggccaa tatcgacaat ctgggccgcg
    39301 tgcatccgga cacctattgg tccgattaca cggtcggaaa tgtgaaaacc aaaccgtttt
    39361 ccgagctgtg gaccagcaat gatccgatgc tcgccatgtt acgcacccgc ccgcgtccgc
    39421 tgaagggacg ctgcggggca tgcacgttga agggcgtctg tggtggcaat actcgtatcc
    39481 gggctttgca actgaccggc gatccctggg ccgaagatcc ggcctgttac ctgagcaatc
    39541 aagaaatcgg cgtcgaagat gcggtagagc ggctgcaagt gacgccattc cgggggaaac
    39601 gtcatgatcc ggcgcatcaa ttcttctgac actctgaaaa tcagcgcgct gtgcgccctg
    39661 ctacttgcgg gcacctcatg ggctgacgcg ccttcggatt acgcggaata ctgcgcctcg
    39721 tgccatggcg agagccgctt gggcggcgtt ggcccggcgc tgatccccga gacgttgaaa
    39781 cggatgcgcg gcccccgcgt ggctgccgtg attgccgaag gacgcacggc cactcagatg
    39841 cctgcctttg cccatgagct ggatgcgttg cagatcgaag aattggcggg ttggttgaaa
    39901 tccccgttgg agacggaccc cgagtggggt gcagccgata tcatggccag ccgtacactg
    39961 gacgatgact atgtccctgt cgatgcgccg atctggaaca gtgatccgat gaacatcacg
    40021 ctggcggttg agaccggcga tcaccatgtc agcgtgctgg acggcgacac gttcgaggtt
    40081 ctggaccggt ttgagacgcc gattgccgtg catggcgggc cgaaattcag ccccgatggg
    40141 cgctatgtgt tcatcatgtc ccgcgatggc tgggtgcaga aatacgacat ctgggcgctg
    40201 aaacaggtgg ggcgcgtgcg cgcgggcctg aacagccgca acattgcaat gtcaggcgat
    40261 ggcaaatggg tagccgtggc gaactatctg cccaattcgt tgacgttgct atcgaccgag
    40321 aatctttcgg tggcgtcggt tatcgaagtg aaaagcaaaa agggtgtgcc cagccgagtc
    40381 tcggccgtgt atcaggcgcc gccgcgtgaa agctttgtgc tagcgctgaa agacgtgccc
    40441 gaaatctggg aggtcttcta cggtgccaac ccgccgcaat tcgggctggg ccatgatttc
    40501 cgcatcgagg gccagttcaa aaatcctgac ccgttcccgg tgcgcaagat caccacgccg
    40561 gattatctgg acgatttctt tttcgaccag agctatgaat acgttatggg cgcctcgcgc
    40621 gatggcaagg gcggacaggt gattgatctg gtaatcgggc acaaggtggc tgatctggac
    40681 ctgccgggca tgccgcatct gggatcgggc atcacatggc agcatggcga cacaaccgtt
    40741 atagccacac cgcatcttac cgatggcaca gtgtcagtga tcgacatgaa aagctgggag
    40801 accgtcaaac ggatcaagac cgaagggccg gggttcttca tgcgcagcca tgagaactcg
    40861 ccttacgtct gggccgatgt gttctttggc cctaacaagg atgtcatgca tgtaatcgac
    40921 aagcagagcc ttgagatcgt gaagaccctg cgccctgccc ccggcaagac cgtggcgcat
    40981 gtggagttca ccaaggatgg cagccacgcg ctggtgtcga tctgggagga tgatggcgca
    41041 gtaatcgtct atgatgcgca gacgctggaa gaggtccgcc gcctgccgat gcgcaaaccg
    41101 tctggaaaat acaatgtctg gaacaaaatc accttctcgg aaggcaccag ccactgacgg
    41161 gcgctggccg gtctggaaac tgtccatcct gctttacccg gccacggctt tgaccgtggc
    41221 catcaacctg tttttggctg ggttgatcgc gcataccctt ggttttgcgg tcattccccc
    41281 ggtgacagcg ctgatctggt cagtgccgtt gggcgtgcct gcaagttggc tggcgggtcg
    41341 ttggctgcgt gggctgatgg atgaggccga cggctaagtc gcgaaaacct tcgcacctaa
    41401 cagaagtcaa gtatcggtcc gagagattcc cctagaactc tggaaaagaa taccgagttg
    41461 gattctctat gcccgcctct aaccctctgc acaacctccc tgttcgcgcg tcccgcgtgg
    41521 cttgtgcatg ggcgggcacc cttcttctgc tgttgcaatt gcttggcccg gttctggcga
    41581 gtcccggtca aagcatatgg gtggagatct gctcggaggc gggggcggtt tgggttcagg
    41641 tggaccttga ggaggagacc gatgacccga ccgcgccctg cccgaaatgc gccgattgca
    41701 ccttgtgtgc cgtcaccacg ctggcgcagt tgcccgatca gcctcatctg gtcctatccc
    41761 agaaggccgg cctcgccctg taccggtgcg ccgatcagaa ccaaccccat gatcaggccc
    41821 gtttgtggcc tgaaacccga gggcccccgc acgcaaacct aaaaacaact gaacgcgccc
    41881 cgcgcgcttc catggcgtct actcaaagta tcggaggtgc gccatggtcg taagtcgcgc
    41941 attccaagcc ctgctggcct tcaccctgtc ctgcctgatg gcgatcagcg cccatgccga
    42001 cagcctcgcc agctttctgc ccgagattga gcctgccgat ttggtgtccg gtgccgatgc
    42061 ctttggcccg gtgcgcgagg acgtcatggt tgcccccgtt ctgaaaggag gcgagacggt
    42121 ggcctgggcg ttcctaacat ccgatttcgt gggcaccacc ggatattccg gcaagccgat
    42181 ccacgtggtt gctgccatca atgacgaggc ggtgttgacc ggggtgcaac tggtcaaaca
    42241 ctcggaaccg atcgtgctga tcggcattcc caatgcgcgc atggttgagc tgaccgaagg
    42301 ctatgccggg ctggacctga aggttgaggc cgagacgggc ggtgaggggc atgaccttga
    42361 tattatctcg ggcgcgaccg tcacgatcat ggtgatcgac gacagccttg tgcgtggtgg
    42421 catcaaggtg gcgcgcgcgt tggggttggg cggattggca ccggcgcaag ccgatgggcc
    42481 caagcgcgag gtcgatctgg cacaggacgc tatctatgat tggacgacac tgtcggggga
    42541 cgggtcaatc cggcggctaa cgctggatat agggcaggtc aatgccgcgt ttgaggcgac
    42601 gggcgatcag cgcgcgatca aacgccccga acccggtgaa cccgatgaca cctatatcga
    42661 catgcatttg gcactggtct cggtgccgtc gatcggcaag tcgctgctgg gcgaggccga
    42721 atatcagaac atggtcgact ggctgggcga gggcgagcag gccattctgg tgctgggacg
    42781 tggggcctac agcttcaagg gatcgggcta tgtccggggc gggattttcg accgtattca
    42841 gctgatccaa ggcgacaatt cggtgcggtt ctttgacaag cagcagcgcc gtctgggcga
    42901 ggttgcagca ccggatgcgc ccagcttcac ggaactggac atcttcaaga tccccgccga
    42961 ggctgaattc gacccggccg aacccttccg cctgcaactg ctggcgcagc gggctgttgg
    43021 cgcggtcgaa aagacctttc tgaccttcga tctgggctac agattacccg aacactatct
    43081 gctgcccgtt gcggccaccg tggtcgtcga tgacgccagc ggtgaggctg cggcaaaggc
    43141 tgcgctgtgg cagcgcatct ggaaagaccg cgtggttgag atcgtgatcc tcggcgcgat
    43201 gctgctggtg ctgacggcga ccttcttctt ccagttccac gccaccatga atgcacgcgt
    43261 gttctactgg ttccgcatca gtttcctgac catgacgctg ttcttcatcg gttggtacgc
    43321 caatgcgcag ctgagcgtgg tgaaccttat ggcgctggcg ggcagcctgc gcacgggctt
    43381 ctcgtgggat gccttcctgc tggacccgct ggtgttcatc cagtggttcg ccgtcgccgc
    43441 cgcgctgctg ttttggggac gcggggccta ttgcggctgg ctgtgcccgt tcggtgcgct
    43501 gcaagagctg accaacaaga tcgcacgggc cttcaaggtg ccgcaatgga ccttgccatg
    43561 gggtctgaac gaacgcctct ggccgctgaa atacatgatc ttccttgttc tgttcgggat
    43621 cagctttgtc tcgatcccgc tggctgaaac ctatgccgag gttgaaccgt tcaagaccgc
    43681 gatcatcctg aaattcatgc gagactggcc tttcgtagtc tttgcgctgg ccttgctggg
    43741 gatcgggctg ttcatcgaac ggttctactg ccgctatctc tgccccttgg gcggagcact
    43801 ggcgatccct gcccgtatcc gcatgttcga ctggctgcgc cgctacaagg attgcggcac
    43861 tccctgtcaa acctgcgcca atgaatgccc cgttcaggcc atccacccca ccggtgagat
    43921 taaccccaac gagtgcgtca cctgcctgca ttgtcaggtg ctctatcagt ccgaggacaa
    43981 atgtcccgtc gttatccgcc agttgaaacg gcgggccaag acagggtcgg tccagatgaa
    44041 gaccccactc ggacaaccac cggcgaacca tccgaacgcc aaaccgcaaa ccgtttccta
    44101 agaggaggga cgatcatgtc ggaacatgac aagaaactga acatcacacg ccgcgggatg
    44161 ctgggcgcaa ccgcaaccgg tgccgtgatc gctggcacgg gcctgggctc gaccctgatg
    44221 accgcacgcg aagccagcgc tgccgccaag gcccatctgg aaccgggcga actggatgaa
    44281 tattacggct tctggtcctc gggccagacc ggtgagctgc gtattttggg tgtgccctcg
    44341 atgcgcgagc ttatgcgggt gccggtgttc aaccgctgct cggccaccgg ctggggccag
    44401 accaatgaat cgctgaaggt tctgaccgaa ggtctgctgc cggaaaccaa ggacttcctc
    44461 gccgcaaacg gcaaggtcac ctatgacaat ggcgacctgc accacccgca tatgtccttc
    44521 accgatggca cctatgacgg ccgctatctg ttcatgaacg acaaggccaa tacccgcgtg
    44581 gcccgtgtgc gctgtgacgt gatgaaatgc gacaagatca tcgagatccc gaacgcgcat
    44641 gacatccacg gtctgcgtcc gcagaaatac ccgcgcaccg gctatgtctt tgccaatggc
    44701 gaacatgagg caccgctggt aaatgacggc cagattctcg acgatccgtc caaatacgtg
    44761 aacatcttta ccgccatcga cggcgacacg atggagatcg catggcaggt gatggtgtcg
    44821 ggcaacctcg acaacaccga ctgcgactat cagggtaaat acgccttctc gacgtcctat
    44881 aactcggaaa tgggcatgaa tctggccgag atgaccgaga atgagctgga ccacgtggtc
    44941 gtgttcaacc tcaaaggcat cgaagacgca attgctgcgg ggaactatca ggagctgaac
    45001 ggcgtcaagg tcgtagacgg ccgtaaagag gctggcggca acctgacccg ctacatcccg
    45061 atcccgaact cgccacacgg tgtgaatgcc gcgcccgaca agaaacacat catgatcaac
    45121 ggcaagctgt ctccgaccgt gtcggtgatc gatgtcgaaa aagtcgacgc gctgtttgcc
    45181 gacaacgctg atccgcgctc ggccatcgtc gcggaaccgc aactgggtct tggcccgctt
    45241 cacaccgcgt tcgacggcaa gggcaacgcc tataccaccc tgttcctgga cagccaggtg
    45301 gtgaagtggg acatcgccaa agcgatcgaa gcctatggtg gcgcggacgt cgatccgatc
    45361 ctcgacaagg tggacgtgca gtatcagccg ggtcacaact cgacctcgat gggtgagact
    45421 gctgaggctg acggcaaatg gctgatttcg atgaacaagt tctcgaaaga ccgcttcctg
    45481 aacgtgggac cgctgaagcc tgagaatgag cagctgatcg acatctcggg cgacaagatg
    45541 aaggtagtcc atgacgggcc tacatttgcc gaaccgcatg actcgatcct agtgcaccgg
    45601 tccaaagtga acccggtcaa tgtctgggat cgcaacgacc cgatgtggga agatgcgcgc
    45661 aaacaggccg aggctgatgg cgtcgatctg gactatggcg cggaagagcc aatccgggat
    45721 ggcaacaagg tgcgggtcta tatgacctcg gtcgcacctg tcttcagcat ggagaagttc
    45781 accgtcaaac agggcgacga agtcactgtt tacgtcacca acctggatga cgtggatgat
    45841 gtgacccacg gcttctgcct gtcgaacttc ggtatcgcga tggaggttgc accgcaggcc
    45901 accgcctcgg tcacattcat tgccgaccgt ccgggcgtgc actggttcta ttgccagtgg
    45961 ttctgccacg cgctgcacat ggaaatgcgc ggccggatgt ttgttgagcc gcggagcgca
    46021 taatcatgcg ttggtccctg ctcataccgc tcctgctcgg ctcgcccctt tgggcggcgg
    46081 actgggatgt gcccaaccgg gcgggggcca tcaacgaaat actggcacag gcggcggatg
    46141 gggacaccct ccgcctgagc cccggtgttt actctgagaa gctggttctg gaccggcccg
    46201 tcacaatcga cgggctgggg caggccacga ttgacggaca gggtgagggc agcgtcatca
    46261 ccgtcacggg gcccggcgtg accttgcgag ggctgacggt gatcggatca ggcgacagcc
    46321 atgattggat cgacagcggc atccaactga ccaaaacggc caccgcaccg ttgatcgagg
    46381 acaatgtgct gctgggcaat ctttacggca tcgacatcca cggagccaag gacagcatcg
    46441 tgcgccgcaa ccggatcgag gggcggcagg accgccacat gaacgcgcgc ggcaacgggg
    46501 tctatgtctg gaacgcgccg ggtgccgttg tcgccgacaa tgacattcag tttggccgcg
    46561 atgggatttt cgtgaattct tcgaagaaga atttgttcac cggcaacctg ttccgcgatc
    46621 tgcgttttgc cgtgcattac atgtatgctg acaattccga ggtcagcaac aatgtctcga
    46681 tcggtaatga tcttggctat gccgtgatgt tcacctcgaa tgtcaaagtc actgacaatg
    46741 tgtcgattga tgaccgcgag catggcgtga tgctgaacta cgccaacaaa agcgtcatca
    46801 ccggcaatgt tgtgaaaggt gcgaaagaga aatgcacctt cctgtataat tcgaacaaga
    46861 acgaattcac tgacaactgg tttgaaggct gcggcatcgg catccacttt accgcaggca
    46921 gtgaacgcaa ccggatcgtc ggcaacgcct ttgtcggcaa ccggacgcag gtgaaatacg
    46981 tctcgaccaa atgggtcgag tggtcagaag acgggcgcgg aaactattgg tccgatttcg
    47041 ccgcctatga tgtggatggc aacggcgtgg ccgatgcccc ttatcgcccc aacgattcaa
    47101 tggaccatgt gctgtggacc caacccgcag ccaaattgct gctcggctca cctgccgtgc
    47161 agctggtacg ctggtcgcaa tcggccttcc cggcgctgtt gccgggcggt gtgatggaca
    47221 gcaacccctt gatgcaagcc cctgaacccc cagctatgaa aaaggtgcct catgacggat
    47281 aaggccctga cgattgacca agtctgcaaa gaccgtggca agacccgcgt tcttgacgat
    47341 atcaccctgt ctcttgcccc cggtcagcgc gttgcgctgc tgggccataa cggtgcgggc
    47401 aagtcgacgc tgatcaaatc catccttggc ctgacgccga tccatggcgg agccattcgg
    47461 atcggagacg tcgcccccgg tacggcgcag gcgcggcgag agacagccta cttgcccgag
    47521 gcggtatcct tccacccggc cttgacgggc cgcgaacaac tgacactgtt tgcgcaactt
    47581 tcgggtgcgc aagcagatgt gcccggcctg ttggagcggg tcggcctcag cgatgcgctg
    47641 gaccgccgga tcggagccta ttcaaaagga atgcggcaac gtctgggtct ggcgcaggtg
    47701 ctgctgggtc agcccaaagt ggcgttgctg gacgaaccga ccagcgggct ggacccgatc
    47761 tcgcggcagg acctctatgc cattattgac gagcttgccg cgcagggcac tgccgtcctg
    47821 atcgcgtctc acgccttgac cgaggtcgag gcccgcaccg atcgcattgc catcatgcgc
    47881 aagggtcgga tggttgccga tgacacgctg accaacctgt cggcgttggc cggtctgccg
    47941 atccgcctga agttgcgcgc cagtgccaac cctgaagcgc tggctgccga actgggtggc
    48001 aaccggatca acggggcttc ggtcgaactg ctctgctctc ctgaagacaa aatggaggcc
    48061 ctgcgccgca tcgccggatt gggcgacgcg gtggcggatg ttgagatgac cccgcccaag
    48121 ctggaagacc tctatcgcca ctacgcacag gagggatcgc aatgacccgc ttccttgcca
    48181 tcacccgcac cgaaatgctg atcctgcgcc gcaaccgctg gctgctggtc gcgacgttga
    48241 tcatggtgct gttcgcgctg gcgctgacct ttgcgggcag cgctccaacc ggcacgctgg
    48301 gggtcgaaat gctcaccgtc tcggtcgcct cgatgaccac actgtcggtc tatcttgcgc
    48361 ccttgctggc gctgatgatt tctttcgacg ccatcgcagg cgacgtggac cggggcagcc
    48421 tttccctatt gttgtcctat cctgcagggc gcggggaaat cctgttgggc aagttcaccg
    48481 cccatctggc cgcgctggcc ttcgccatga ccgtcggctt tggcacggca ggcgcagtgg
    48541 ccgccttctt tggaggcgcg ggggccgaaa gcctgatagc tctgacgcga ctgatcctca
    48601 catccatcct gctgggcgcc gtctttctgg cgctgggata cctgctgtct gccctggcaa
    48661 agggggctac ggcggcagcg ggtctgtcgg ccgggctatg gctggttttt gttgtcctct
    48721 atgatctggg cctgttgggg gccgtcgtca tggacaaggg cggcagcttc acccaatccg
    48781 tctttccgtg ggtgatggtg gccaacccgg ccgacgcatt ccgtctgtgg aacattgccg
    48841 cgaccgaggg tgtcgccatg gcctccggca tgaccggggc cgcgcaggcc ctgcccttct
    48901 gggccgcccc cgcctcactt ctgatctggc cggtgcttgc cttcgcgctc gcgcgactgg
    48961 ccttccggag ggtcgaacca tgaagcgcct atgcctgatt gccctcattg ccctgaccgc
    49021 ctgcaaagaa gaggtcgccg aggcccccga cccggtggat ctaacccccg atgcgctgag
    49081 tttcttctgc cagatgaaca tcgccgaaca tggcggaccc aaggggcaaa tccatctgga
    49141 aggctaccct acgccgctct tctttgcgca ggtccgcgac atggtggctt atctcaaaag
    49201 ccccgaacgt gacgccgcca tcaccgccgt atatgtcagc gacatgagcg tcgcacccag
    49261 ttggcgacaa cccggcattt ccaactggat cgccgccgcc gactccacct ttgtagtcgg
    49321 cgccaacgtc gcggggggaa tgggcgcgcg cgaagttgtg ccttttggcg atgccagcgc
    49381 ggcgcaggcc tttatcgaca cttatggcgg cgccgccctg accctgtccg atatccccga
    49441 tgccgatgtg ttgggccccg tcgatctgaa ccttgcgctg gagaccccgt catgaccgcc
    49501 ctgacccgcc gccggtttct ggctatttcc gcagcctgcg cctgtactcc ggttgccgct
    49561 gctgcgtctg cgcgatggca cggctcagca ttgggcgcaa aggccagcct acgcgtggaa
    49621 ggactaacca acactgaagc agcacccatt ttcgatgccg tcacggccga gctgaccagg
    49681 cttgagaata ttttcagcct gtatcgccct cactctgagc tgagccgact gaatactgat
    49741 ggacacctga tagcaccgtc acccgaactg ttgaaagttc taagcttgtg ttccgcgttg
    49801 catgacgcct cggacggcgc gttcgaccca acgatacaac ctctctggat ggcgttcgcc
    49861 aaaggagcgg aactctctga actgaatcgc gcgcagcgcg ggattggatg gcacaaagtg
    49921 ttagtaaaca ctaatgcaat ccgcctgcca gatccgggat tttcaggatt gaccctgaac
    49981 ggaattgccc agggcgaaat cactgatcgt atcgcaagtc tgctaaacgg gttcggcctg
    50041 cgcaatattt tggttgatat gggcgagata tcagcccgag gcacccgtag cgatggaagc
    50101 gactggcaag tcggcctggc aggtcccaag catatcgtaa gggggcggct ttcgttacgt
    50161 gaccgtgctg tcgcaacctc ggcaccggca atgatgaagc tggctgcggg acatcaccac
    50221 attcttgacc caaaaaaccg aatggcaccg cagagtactg tgtccgtttc tgccgcaaat
    50281 gccgccttgg cagatgggtt gtcgactgcg ctatgcgtga caccagatag gaaggtcagg
    50341 tcagtcttgt cccacttccc ggacgccaaa cttgagatgc tcgtccccta ggctcaggac
    50401 ccattgattt tcgttttgct gccaaccatg gcgaagaaaa gacggtcaaa accatcctct
    50461 cagcaatcgc gctcgccgct ttggtgatct atcggccatg aggcctgagc ctaagcagca
    50521 acttgggact acggctgcgc tcggtcttgt cagcgcattt ttcaccggat tccgttttcg
    50581 gtaagacact gttctatggg gccggtaaga gccaggtgtc gtgagcgtct tgccggaacg
    50641 agtctcagca caatcaaatg agcgcccgag accttatccg cggaactttg ctgccgtaac
    50701 cctagcaatc atctctttcg ggcggctcaa cgccgattac aattgtcaac gcagtggaaa
    50761 cgcatccgga gtgatctgcc ctgtctccgc tactgtccaa ccgcgtgttt ttagtgagtc
    50821 cgtcgctaaa ccggacatct cgtccgaaac aaaaagcacg atgggacctt cggtcgcctc
    50881 agtaagattg gcagagaatg catccagcgt ttcggtccag ctcaggtagt ctactggagc
    50941 catgaccacg gagttgctac tacctccaac gccaatgatt gtgccttgta cgcgcaactg
    51001 ggacagtgat tctttggtca cgtgatacgt cctgaacatg tccaaggtct gcaccaggaa
    51061 acgcgcctga ccttccgagc ccacactcag gatcaacgga aggacatccg cccggccttg
    51121 caccccctca agcgatttca atgaatccgc caccacagct tgcatgctga gcgtatagta
    51181 gctgtgccgc aaaaagcggt cgacttgatc acgcggcacg ccgacggaca aaagcgtttc
    51241 ctcaacctgc acgcgcagat caccgggggc ggtatcccaa acccagtcac tgagccgcga
    51301 ggatgacgac aggaccaacc cgcccggaac caaactggtc aagacattga cgccaagccc
    51361 ccccgcgaag gccgcccaag taacctcatc cagccgcgtg gcgaggagtt gattggtagt
    51421 atagggatcg acacccaatt ccttggccag acggcggcgc tgtttgtcaa acccaaggat
    51481 atttacagca acatctccgc tggcgcgcgc gacattctca gtaaagctgc cctgcggacc
    51541 ggcttgtgaa tctgccgagc ctccgggaag gttagaggtg gtctcgggat caacgccggg
    51601 caagttgccc tctcggacat cgcccagttt ttgcagcccc gtcttggccg accgtccggt
    51661 acgtttgaga aaccgcccga caccttcggg cacacctttc agagtttcct tcggctgctt
    51721 cgcaaattgg cgcaggtttt caaacgtctc tccggctgtg tcttcggcag cgtcgatgaa
    51781 ttgctggtca ttctggatgt ggtccagcgc agcaagagct cggatttcgg ccaaccgcgc
    51841 ctgcaacata cccggaccag aggccgagaa ttgcccgaac tgcgtctcga tgcggtaggt
    51901 cgccatgtac ccatccgtcg ggacctgttc gtcgatgcga taaatctcgg tcgcaagcgg
    51961 aacgtcctga acgctttcct gcgcagacag tatgggctgt gcttcatact cggcactgaa
    52021 cgcaactgtt ggcacaaaca gcaacacaat aggaaatgcc ttaacaaaat tcattcgttc
    52081 catccctttt ccgcgcatcc cggccaaatt gcacaaacac ggaacacggg gacgctgcag
    52141 atcttcaatc atcccgacag caagcaccga gatgtctttc ttgtccagtc cggggctcca
    52201 tactgcgacg ggggctatgg cgacggcgta gatgtggaag cccatcttgc gctaaagctg
    52261 cgatccaata ggcaaaatgg ccaaaaaccc ggccttgata tgatcaaaga aactaccggt
    52321 gggttcatgt cggttcagca agatcgcacc atcctcgcgg taggacctcc aggtgacgcg
    52381 tttttcctcg tcatattgga ccgaataggt gttttgcttc aaagcttcgt caagcgcagc
    52441 aaccgcgcgt cgcgtcaggt ccggcgagtc cacaagcacg cccatttctg tgtttatgtt
    52501 gaccgaccgc gggtcccagt tgaacgagcc cacgaacagg tatcgctcat cgatggtaaa
    52561 tgccttggtg tgcaaacccg cgcgcgactg gccccaattc accccccgct gattgacccg
    52621 gtccgagtca gggcgcagtt cgaacagttc cacgcccccg tccaatagag cgcggcgttc
    52681 ccttgcataa tgcgcataaa ccggcgccac atcgtttgac gccagcgaat tggtgacaac
    52741 acgcacctta accccgcgat cctcgagttc gctcagccat ttaacccctc gcttacgggg
    52801 cacaaaatag gctgagatga cgtcgaccga gctttcagcc ttttggaaat agggtaccaa
    52861 cttcgaggcc agaatgggct gatcattgtc gacaccggct gccttggacg gcgggtcgga
    52921 atacagtttg gccggaaccc agtctagcct gagcgtcttg agggtaaaag tctcttgcgc
    52981 ggtcttcttg accgctgccg catacggtgt tttcagggct tcatcgacca gcgcattcag
    53041 acgcacgcgg gcatctgcca gacccagagt ctcgggttcg ccaatcaccg cacgggcagg
    53101 aacagcaaat tcgctgttcc agtattcgtc gaaattgtcg gacacctcgt tcaccacagg
    53161 cccggcgacg aagatatcca gatctgcata gttaaactct tccttggcca ggaagtactc
    53221 atcccccaca tttcgaccac caacgatgga aatagtgttg tcgacggtta tggacttgtt
    53281 atgcatgcgc cggttgatgc gtttgaaatc ggtcaaacct gcaaccaaca ggctttggtc
    53341 acgccagaaa ggattgaaca gccggatctc gatattttca tgagaatcca gtgcggcagt
    53401 catcgcgtcg taacccgatg tatccatgtc atccagcagc agcctgaccc gtacaccgcg
    53461 atccgccgcg ttcagcaggc tcagcgcaaa caattgcccg gtcagatcgt tgtgcagcag
    53521 atagtattgc gcatctattg tcacatccgc ctgcgatgcc agaaccagac gcgcggccag
    53581 tgcctcttcg ccgttgctga tcagcttgac acccgaccgt ccgtcacgtg gatcacccag
    53641 tttgcgcacc gctgtcgtca acctgctatt ggaagggctc tcgaccgccc gcgatgggac
    53701 ttgaacaaaa tccctaggcc cagccgaaca ggccgccaga gcgatcaatc ccaacaaagg
    53761 ccaaagcagt tttctcggca tcttccttct tcctttagcc ttagtcgttt gcccggatcg
    53821 gttgggttcg acgtctcatt taccgactta ccttagcacc ttagtatcct gtaccgagct
    53881 ttttcgcatc gaccgcaaag tacagttggg aatctcgcca aaatcgcttt cactttgcag
    53941 ggcgatggcg gcgttggttc ttaaccgaat ccaacgccgc aaacgctctg atgccttctg
    54001 gaaatgcgat acgaccggat gctggaatcg acgcgcagga tcagttcaca ggctgccatt
    54061 cctcagtcgg atcaaacccg gttatgcctg ccgccttttc cagcgtgtcc tcgcccagaa
    54121 cagcctcgaa cacgacaccg ttttccgaaa ccatgaaact gtgcacgccg gtctctccga
    54181 attctgctgg aacggccaaa agggcatgac ccgcaaccat gtggccattg acgatgtagt
    54241 ccatcgctcc gccgggcgcc gcatcggttt gctctgtcag gatacggaaa tagtaacctg
    54301 aaaagggctc gggcgcgaag tcggtttcgc cgtcactgaa gccaaaagcc gaagcacgcg
    54361 cgaaaagctc acccaacagc gtgtcttcgg atgcccagaa cagcccatcc cgctgatcgg
    54421 cagaagtcga aatgatctgg cttgcgaatt ccctgacccc gtctccgtct tgatcctgcg
    54481 accggaaatc ggcctgtatt tcgacatagg cctccatcaa ttcgatcacg tccagctcgt
    54541 tgcggccgat ttcgcgcaga cgcacttctt cccggcctgc gtcgttgtcg aaagaccatg
    54601 atgtgtctgt ttttgcgatg ggcaccggga acagccagcc ttcctcaccc agcgcgatca
    54661 ggaccgagcc atcgtcttgc ggcacaagcc gatagccttc tttgtagagg gacaacagtg
    54721 ccagtttgtt gatcttgtcc tcgaccgggt ttccatcgga aagatagtcc gcagcctctg
    54781 gcccgaagac agccagagca gcacccgcct cagggctttt cagcgctgcg accatcgcct
    54841 caagcgcctc ttgcggagag gtatatgcgg caggttcagc ccaggccgga ccagtgagaa
    54901 atgcggtgat tgcagttgct ttgatcaaag tattggtcat gctcttatct cctccgctgg
    54961 gctttttggt ggctggcttt gccccgttgc gaagccgtgc gtgctttttg cccgctggat
    55021 ttcttgtggg tcgccttcgg cttgctgacc gctttgggct tagtggcctt ggtgacatgg
    55081 gacttggtcc cggatggctt cttaaccgct ggcttttggg ctggtttctt cactgcctta
    55141 ttcggcgtgg cccgattgac cttgggcgtg cccccatcct tcatggtttt tcgaactgct
    55201 tccgttttgg cctgcgatcc gggccgggag atatctggcg caccggattt ttgggagagt
    55261 ttgcttcgca aggcatccgc gctgctgtca cctttgtcta tcggcagctt ggtcttaccc
    55321 cctggatcct ttttggaggc aatcttgtct cgcgcctgat ctttctttcg atcatccggt
    55381 ttccagccat cgtcaggacg attgatgtta ccgttcccga tattgatgtc attgccgata
    55441 ttcacattgc cgtcgatatc cagatcaata ttcgggcttc gatagatcgg gccccctccc
    55501 caacccccgc aatttcgaca accccagtag tcattccagt cgtcgtcatc gtcaaaaatg
    55561 gcgtcgatta gtgcgaatgt cccaaacgcg atagctccgg tgacaatagc gtcgccaaca
    55621 aggttgctgt tgctgtcggt ataaacgacc tgagggtcat attgcggcac ataaacaact
    55681 tcgggatccg caggttggat gatgacggtt tcgtcttccg tgacctcgac aagctgttct
    55741 tcacccgata cgagcgcacc gttgttgatc gcctgagtcc gcatggtctg aacggcgacc
    55801 atcacctcgt cactttgggc aagcatggcg tcgcccatgg tttcggtcca ttcgatatgg
    55861 gtagccatat cctcgatcac ttcggggaag gcgacggcca gaacctcgac actttcgtcc
    55921 cattcttcgg cttcgacggc agcttgaatg acttcgggtt cctcgccgtc catgctggcc
    55981 agcaaccggt cgcttttgac aacttccatc gggctggtcg ccgcaaccag tatctgaatc
    56041 aaaagcgtgt ccggaaacaa agcaatcggc gcgacgagat tttccagctc ggcctgggta
    56101 agcagatcgg tgtctgatat aggttccgcg acaccctcct gttcggactg cgcccccact
    56161 aacgtcggtg tgaaaaccag aaacgcggat acaatccaac gaacgatatc agccatatct
    56221 cccccccctt tttatcagca aatgtccgag gcccaattcg ccgcggacac acgggaaaac
    56281 tcatcccgtt attcgaatgc ttaaatttat ctcatgttgt cgcgggaggg gcttctatgt
    56341 aaagggcctt tggctcaaat gtcggaacac ctgtttgaag aagagcatgg gtactgctgg
    56401 tttgccgctg gtaccttcga cattgggacc catgcatgat cacgggcgaa gccggcgaga
    56461 tctcgctgtt ttttgcaaac cgatcaagcg acgttcgtag cccgtacgat ttttcgaaca
    56521 gcgttcgctg cgtcaggccg gtctcacgtc cacaccctta gagcaactca attcggcgcg
    56581 ctctcttggg gcaaatagcg atccaacagg gcgtcaacca gacccgaaag aagccggtca
    56641 ccttctggct gatcaacgcg cagaatatct tccaaaatga tgaactgctc cattcctgtc
    56701 gtcatcgcca accgcttttt caaatcctcg aagtctgagg gatccattcg gccacgaaca
    56761 ggttcaagcg cttcgccaaa tgcagccacg cgtcgggccc cccgtatgtt tctgcgcgcg
    56821 tcctccaaag ctgccttcag tgactctgcc aggaactgcc ggaaataggc ttcgtgatca
    56881 cgtgagaaat ccaagtaata ttgcgcaacc ttttgcacac gacttcgtac gtcagcgaga
    56941 tcttccaata ggcgcgaagt cggcaaaacc tcgaaatcca acgtcgcatc aagcgccaaa
    57001 actccggggt ccgaaaaata cctgtacacg gtcgcacggc tggttttcgc acgatccgca
    57061 actttcgcaa gagtaacctc tgtaccctcg gccatgatgt cgcgcgccgc ttccagcaac
    57121 gcctctcggg tccggttttt ctgattggtt cgtggggcca atattcaagt tcctaaatgt
    57181 tacacttgtc ttataaagag atgtatgtat cataaactca ctttgatttt agtaaaggga
    57241 atcttcaacg tggaacagac tcgcccgcgc atttatctcc ttttcggcaa tctcttgacc
    57301 tttcacgcgt tccctgcgga gaccggggac aaatacgcaa tcgtcgaaat caagactgcg
    57361 cccggagcag gcgcgcctcc aaaccatcat gccggagagg aagagagctt ctttgtttta
    57421 gaaggcgagt tcgaatttat ggtcgatggg cagacgcttg gcgttcgcgc aggtgatttt
    57481 gtgaaagtac ccgatggagc ggttcacgcg ttcacatgta aggggcccca agcaggtcgt
    57541 ttgctgtgca tcaacgcgcc cggcgcaatg catgacacat tcttcaccga agcgggtgaa
    57601 gcaatgccgg acggcacgac agaaattcct gaacccgacg gcccgccaga catcccagca
    57661 atcgtagctt tggcagatag aatcggcatg acaatcctcg cgccggatca tgctccgacc
    57721 tgaagcgggt cctttgttca cgcgagatgg gagtacgaaa aatgaaatgc ataggtttgt
    57781 ttttgacccc aatccttctg ccgctggtcg cgatggctga gccgagtatc gaacgcggtg
    57841 agtaccttgt acgagggcca gctgcatgcg gaaattgtca tacaccgcag ggccccaacg
    57901 gcccggacat gtccaatgag ttcggcggaa tgttggtcga aaagaacgag atgatggagg
    57961 cctgggccgt caatataacg ccaggtagcc ggatcgcaga ctggagcgac gcagacctgg
    58021 tgcgcgcaat tcgggaaggc atccgcccgg acggttctgt catcggaccg cccatgccca
    58081 tcgggcttta ccgcagcctt agcgacgatg acgttatgtc catggtaatg ttcctgcgca
    58141 ccgtccccgc gagcaagaat gaaacgcctt tttcaaccta caacttcccc cttccgccca
    58201 gctatgggcc gcctgtgggc ccggtgacgg ccccgcccgc tggaccaagc gtcgagtacg
    58261 gagaatacct cgccgggcca gttgcacatt gtatcgaatg ccacactacc tttgggccac
    58321 aaggaccaat gttcgacaca catcttggcg ccggaggttt tgcctttcac ggtccgtggg
    58381 gggtctccat tgcaccaaac atcacatcgc acgaggatgg gttagcccaa tatagcgatg
    58441 atgagttaaa gatgatgatc gcttcgggtg tacggcccga tggcagccga atgcgacccc
    58501 caatggggta tgcgcattat gcccagatgt cttcagatga tcttcaggca attgtcctgt
    58561 accttcggac aatcccggct ctaccggacc catgaccggt ctgacgccgc cagggttttg
    58621 ttggggttcg cagggaattt tgtaacgcgc gcgttgctga aacagagcac aacaaatagg
    58681 ccaaacagtt ttcactattc ggcgttctat tgcttcgctt ggcggccatg aatgccatgg
    58741 ccaccgaccc tagagcggtg ccaagggcgg atcgtcaaga ccatgggaga cggaattctg
    58801 gtcgaattcg cgtctccggt cgccgcgcta cgcgccggcc tgcaaataca ggacagtatg
    58861 cacgcgcggg aagtaggcga accaaaagat caccgtctgc ggtttagtgt cgggataaat
    58921 ctcggtgacg tcgtagtaga tggcgatgac gtattgggcg acgctgtgaa catagccgct
    58981 cggttggaga gtttgtcgcc cgttggcggc atctgtatct cgcgccaagt acgtgatcag
    59041 gtgaatggac gcatagacgc tgaattcacg tcactcgggc tgcaaactgt aaagaacatt
    59101 ccaaatccgt tggaagtcta gagcgtagac gttgtaggtg acgacgccat tccagtggct
    59161 cagaccggcc gcgacgtgac gagtgtcgcc gggttgccgt ttgagattga caccgacgac
    59221 tcggatcaat tgtttcttgc gtccgcattg gtggaagatg tcaccgctgc actaggacgt
    59281 tttcgacggg gtggaaaccg cttgcgggtc tcggcgcgtt tgaacggcgc aaaagacgaa
    59341 gaacaggttt gagccaacca ctgggatggg ccggcagacg atttgttcgc cattctcgat
    59401 caactcaccg gggccatcgt catgggcgtc gagcccgaga ttggcgcgca tgcgcgtatg
    59461 ctttcccgct gcgcaccgac ccacagcctt tcagcctagg agctttgtca gcgcgatttt
    59521 accattttgc actcgccacc cccgaagcga tgacagagtc acaacctgtt ttcgaagcgg
    59581 ccatcaaggc agatccgggc tatgccctgc cgcaggcact gttggcgcgc caaaaatttt
    59641 tactgctgag actgggcgtt gcgaaagacc ctgtcgccac gattgcccat gaagaaaaag
    59701 cccgacgcct atactcgtac gatcctgtgg tttgggcatt tctgaccacg caggcagcgg
    59761 ggctggtttg ccggggtgtt gaaagcgact tggaggcggc agaagaaaga tcgcgcgaag
    59821 cgatacttgc aaacaccaaa gtctggcatc ccgcagccat agctgcgctt tcagcgacgc
    59881 ggcgcgggga tcatgacacg gcgcaaaagc tggttcagcg ggcgaaagag acattgccag
    59941 tgttcagcgc atccatgatt aggcagtctc tcggcaaagg cgcgcagacc gagcactggt
    60001 caagcattgc ggcaatggtc gaggacatgc gtcttccttg atcaacgctc accactttgg
    60061 cattcaccga tcaagccaag attttaacgg gctacctctc ttagaccgga gtaccgccaa
    60121 ataggtcact cttgtttgtc tcgatgaaac tccaacgcca tttcgtccat aataccgaac
    60181 gccaccggat agaagttttc gaacagatca attaccgcag attcctctgc cggatgatgt
    60241 gtgccgtcgg catccgtcag ccgccccatc cgatacacaa tctcggtccc ttcttccacc
    60301 ggggccagtt cataggtctc caggtttgta aggccctcga tggacgaatt gtggagaata
    60361 tcggtcacgt attcgaatgg attccaatcg acgatcagca tctgaaagtg agccgcctca
    60421 tgaatgcagt gcaggcggac accagctgac gttcgcgtga catccccttc ccgataggcg
    60481 tctctcaaca tcatccatcg catcttgagt gcggggtccg taagcatttc ccaggcaacc
    60541 accggcgggg ccttcagtat gtgccgggtt gtgaatacag cctcctcatc ggtcacgcgc
    60601 acaggtccgg cgatctctcg gtatttttgc caagctgccg caaggtcata gacccgcatg
    60661 ggcacgtcac caaaatgctc gaactgagcg ctatattgca tgagatccga tgtgataccc
    60721 atcgcctgaa aagcgtcttc cgagaacagc gcatagctgc gtatcccggt ctgttccttg
    60781 acatcggtct tcgccatgcg atggacaagt atgacatcgg cacccgagat atccttcatc
    60841 ggaccgatcg acagttcttc aaactttccg tgatgcgcaa ggatcttcag atcgaggtcg
    60901 gcgacgttcc ggcatgcatt gcaaggacaa gtcgtgttct gcacgatgtt ccggcggcgt
    60961 tcggcgaacg ctcgatacag gctttcgcat atgttgagga acgtttcgcc agatgggaac
    61021 ggcccgctgg aataggcaag aacagcgtcc ccttcaaggc cccgcagttt catcgggtct
    61081 ttcagctcaa aaacaatcgc ctcaagtaaa gaccgtatga tcgggttggc gtgctccaac
    61141 tctgaccgcg tcagatatcc ggtatacccg gtaatatcgg cgattagtaa gtaaccggtt
    61201 tgaactggca ttcccgtctt cccatttacg ccctgcccga tgactgtagc ttccgccata
    61261 gtaccggaca agcagatcag ccctgtcccc taggcaggag ccccgcggaa caaagtccgc
    61321 atagttggtc agatacgacc actgaagcca aaggtggtcc gaggcgctgc cagtcgtgga
    61381 atgggcactg ctatccgagg ctttagttgt tggtccgctg ttcccagttt cgcttgagca
    61441 ggaattggtt cttgaagttt ctgaggccca gcatcacttc tgaatccacg atgtcctcga
    61501 ccccatgtat atggtcttca aggaaggtcg ccaaatcgtc cggctcgtcg cagaccaatt
    61561 ccaccatcag atcgaaccgc cccgtgaccc acaggatata gacaacactg gaaacggcgc
    61621 ccagacgcgt tgccaccgct tgcggtgtcg tgcccggcgc caccttcaga cagatca
//
LOCUS       contig00005            60819 bp    DNA              UNK 01-JAN-1980
DEFINITION  .
ACCESSION   contig00005
VERSION     contig00005
KEYWORDS    .
SOURCE      .
  ORGANISM  .
            .
FEATURES             Location/Qualifiers
     CDS             complement(86..1210)
                     /locus_tag="AB6_02615"
                     /inference="ab initio prediction:Prodigal:002006"
                     /codon_start=1
                     /transl_table=11
                     /product="hypothetical protein"
                     /translation="MTKLTNLSRRTVLKSAGAAALAAPLYSKSALASSGEINILMWSDY
                     LPPSFLQEFETLTGIKVNYTGIGSNEEIINKMKATKGQGFDIVSPTNNRSLQWEPLELL
                     QPFDMNKVPIDLVNPAMAAIGTDAWNFGDAGVHWLPHIWGTEGIAYRTDLWLPEGDAPS
                     YGDVWSEENAGKTMGRAHSMMLGAGLYMERSGEMEPGSVWAAYGDEDTMRKVWGQITDW
                     CIERKNRIKLIWNDADTQKNGLLNEGVVVGQTWDGPPLALKSAGEPVHYQAPVEGAMAW
                     VDGMSIPTGAANIDQIYAFIDFAYQAKPAGVAIDSHGYNSPVLGADQYSGDTYKKNFAE
                     AYPGDSLANLNPWPAEAPWYAETRTEFVNKFKSA"
     gene            complement(86..1210)
                     /locus_tag="AB6_02615"
     CDS             complement(1528..2616)
                     /gene="malK_3"
                     /locus_tag="AB6_02614"
                     /EC_number="7.5.2.1"
                     /inference="ab initio prediction:Prodigal:002006"
                     /inference="similar to AA sequence:UniProtKB:P19566"
                     /codon_start=1
                     /transl_table=11
                     /product="Maltose/maltodextrin import ATP-binding protein
                     MalK"
                     /db_xref="COG:COG3839"
                     /translation="MSELKLTDVAKTYGHVDVLKNINLDIDRGELIVFVGPSGCGKSTL
                     LRMIAGLEKISGGTLEIEGQVMNDVPPAQRGIAMVFQSYALYPHMTVRENMAFALKIAK
                     MPAADVDAAVERAARILQLEPFLDRLPKALSGGQRQRVAIGRAIVRDPKVYLFDEPLSN
                     LDAALRVATRIEIARLKEAMPDSTMIYVTHDQVEAMTLASRIVVLANKGIAQVGTPLEL
                     YETPDNEFVAQFIGSPSMNLLPGIITQTGETTVVTLEAGGTITSAIATQAEDMGKQVNV
                     GIRPEDFVPADADAAFQGVVDFTEALGEVTLLYFENRTGAESVIAKLQGIQRNMRGQTV
                     GVSARPEKVHLFHDGKSMRSKS"
     gene            complement(1528..2616)
                     /locus_tag="AB6_02614"
                     /gene="malK_3"
     CDS             complement(2620..4275)
                     /gene="malL"
                     /locus_tag="AB6_02613"
                     /EC_number="3.2.1.10"
                     /inference="ab initio prediction:Prodigal:002006"
                     /inference="similar to AA sequence:UniProtKB:O06994"
                     /codon_start=1
                     /transl_table=11
                     /product="Oligo-1,6-glucosidase 1"
                     /db_xref="COG:COG0366"
                     /translation="MNVQNTVDTTKATQAASDWWRGGVIYQIYPRSFQDSNGDGIGDLK
                     GITQRLGYIASLGVDAIWISPFFKSPMKDFGYDVSDYRDVDPMFGTMADFKELLDQAHG
                     LGLKVMIDLVLSHTSDQHPWFSESRSNRENEKSDWYVWADPKPDGTPPNNWLSIFGGSA
                     WQWDSRRLQYYLHNFLTSQPDLNFHCSAVQDALLDLARFWLDLGVDGFRLDTINFYFHD
                     MQLRDNPGLPMDQRNASIAPMVNPYNHQDHLFSKSQPENIAFLERLRALTDEYEGRACL
                     GEVGDAQRGLEIMGEYTSGDKRMHMCYAFEFLEKRALTASYAKQVFDQLEDKAGDAWPC
                     WAFSNHDVQRHATRWGLSDEAVRQHAVLMMCLRGSACLYQGEELGLPEADVAFEDLQDP
                     YGIEFWPEFKGRDGCRTPMVWAAQDEQSGFSAGRPWLPVSPLQAERAVDRLEQDPNSML
                     HHYRRAIALRHAHPALMSGEQEQMTQNGPVLTFLRDAPTEQVFCAFNLGSDSTQITMPE
                     GNWYVIGEELGSVEGEGALSLDAAQFCLLARDKG"
     gene            complement(2620..4275)
                     /locus_tag="AB6_02613"
                     /gene="malL"
     CDS             complement(4285..5433)
                     /locus_tag="AB6_02612"
                     /inference="ab initio prediction:Prodigal:002006"
                     /codon_start=1
                     /transl_table=11
                     /product="hypothetical protein"
                     /translation="MSDIVGTKPALRWVVHASVIFLVVLWVVPTLGLLISSFRTADQIA
                     TSGWWKSLFPSEQNLTLRSAAPDTQVLENGVYVIEGNLFDAGTTATISQWGVSSRAVDA
                     FVPGDTAELRRGGTITVDAQGNYRMENSEEFTGSRGARVFVTAELPPEFTLANYHKVLL
                     AEDSSDSMGRAFFNTLTVTIPATIIPILVAAFAAYALAWMDFPGRALLIAAVVGLLVVP
                     LQLALIPLLKFHLNIGIGKGYLGVWMAHTGFGMPLAIYLLRNYMAGLPRDLIENARVDG
                     ATEFQIFTKLILPLSFPALASFAIFQFLWTWNDLLVAKVFLIDASGQTTVMTNQIVELL
                     GTRGGNWEILATAAFVSIAVPLIVFFAMQKYLVRGLLAGSVK"
     gene            complement(4285..5433)
                     /locus_tag="AB6_02612"
     CDS             complement(5438..6445)
                     /gene="lacF_2"
                     /locus_tag="AB6_02611"
                     /inference="ab initio prediction:Prodigal:002006"
                     /inference="similar to AA sequence:UniProtKB:P29823"
                     /codon_start=1
                     /transl_table=11
                     /product="Lactose transport system permease protein LacF"
                     /translation="MHPALQGLLTIAIGVSGCVGYFYLSNQFLDKVLFPARGPNAGRNI
                     NRANMIRPWLFLFPALAALGLYLAYPVVETLRLSLTDRVPGGGYEWVGLENYIQMANEP
                     KFWEAMRNNMFWLIIVPAMSTALGLLVAQLTDRIRWGNIAKSLIFMPMAISFVGASVIW
                     KLVYDTRPAEQDQIGMLNALYIFFGGTEPQTWLTIPFWNSFFLMVVLIWIQTGFAMVIL
                     SAALRGIPEETVEAAILDGANPFQIFFRIKVPQIKTTILVVWTTITITVLKVFDIVFAM
                     TNGQWETQVLANYMYDKLFRANDWGVGSASAMVIMLLVTPILIWNVRNARKEME"
     gene            complement(5438..6445)
                     /locus_tag="AB6_02611"
                     /gene="lacF_2"
     CDS             complement(6509..7777)
                     /locus_tag="AB6_02610"
                     /inference="ab initio prediction:Prodigal:002006"
                     /codon_start=1
                     /transl_table=11
                     /product="hypothetical protein"
                     /translation="MKHSLYAGAATFALMAGAAHADKVTVFGPWLGPDQENVEKVLDGF
                     AAATGHEYAYVGSDSFEQQIRIDAEAGSAPNVAVFPQPGLAADMAKSGFLTPLADGTSD
                     WIRDNYAAGQSWVDLGTYAGPDGADNLYGFFYKVDVKSLVWYVPENFEDAGYEVPTTME
                     ELKALTDQIVADGETPWCIGLGSGGATGWPATDWVEDMMLRTQSPADYDAWVANEMKFN
                     DPKVIAAIEEFGAFARNDDYVAGGAGAVATTDFRDSPKGMFSSPPQCYLHRQASFIPAF
                     FPEGTVVGEDADFFYFPAYESKDLGSPVLGAGTLWAITNDSPGAHALIEYLQTPEAHET
                     WMQLTGFLTPHKGVDTSLFSDPTLKKMNDILLGATTFRFDGSDLMPGGVGAGTFWTGMV
                     DYAGGASAEEVANEIQSSWDALD"
     gene            complement(6509..7777)
                     /locus_tag="AB6_02610"
     CDS             7993..9024
                     /gene="rafR"
                     /locus_tag="AB6_02609"
                     /inference="ab initio prediction:Prodigal:002006"
                     /inference="similar to AA sequence:UniProtKB:P21867"
                     /codon_start=1
                     /transl_table=11
                     /product="HTH-type transcriptional regulator RafR"
                     /translation="MNLKQLSEILGLSQTTVSRALNGYPEVNEATRERVQAAATKHGYR
                     PNSRAKGLATGRSMVIGHVIPSSSQHEMVNPIFGDFVAGAARTYGAHGYDMMFTNADDT
                     SIERTYRDLFQRGAVDGVVLQGPKVNEHRIEVLTRMAVPFIVHGRSTGIEVPYDWVDVN
                     NKSSFLRATRFLIDLGHKRIALINGLEDMDFAQRRREGYLQALQEANLTPERALMRSAE
                     MTEVYGHHEARDMLQLDNPPTAILVSSMISAIGVRRALNEAGLKMGRDVSVIAHDDDLS
                     YLKNGQDVPIFTATRSSVRQAGEIAAEMLIDRIKSPDDPVKTRLLEAELVVGGSTGPAP
                     DRF"
     gene            7993..9024
                     /locus_tag="AB6_02609"
                     /gene="rafR"
     CDS             9027..11360
                     /gene="lacG_2"
                     /locus_tag="AB6_02608"
                     /EC_number="3.2.1.85"
                     /inference="ab initio prediction:Prodigal:002006"
                     /inference="protein motif:HAMAP:MF_01574"
                     /codon_start=1
                     /transl_table=11
                     /product="6-phospho-beta-galactosidase"
                     /translation="MKYTRADFPKDFLFGVATSAYQIEGHAQGGAGQTHWDTFARTPGN
                     VVRGENGDLACDHLNRFDQDFDLVRDAGFDCYRFSTSWARVLPEGRGAVNQAGLDYYDR
                     LADALLERGIRPCATLYHWELPSPLADLGGWRNRDIAGWFADFTEIIMGRIGDRMFSVA
                     PINEPWCVSWLSHFDGHHAPGLRDIRATARAMHHVLLAHGRAIEAMRGLGMSNLGAVFN
                     LEWAEPADDSAEARKAADLYDGIYNRFFLGGVFNKAYPQNVLDGLEPYLPAGWQDDFDT
                     IGAPVDWCGLNYYTRKLIAPADTAWPGLQEVPGPLPKTQMGWEIEPSALTRFLTRAARE
                     YTGDLPIYVTENGMASSERQQDEDRIDYLNQHWAAVKDALDQDVPVKGYFIWSLLDNYE
                     WALGYEKRFGLVDVDFDTMGRTPKASFEAVKTALAGAQVSVPLAQPAGAMHEHWNLVAD
                     IGGTNTRLGVISNGRLTDLRKYPTGQLPQLLEAFHSLRDEIGTDPRAVVAAGAGPVRDG
                     TIRLTNAQLDLSEDDIGRATGAQHTFVINDFTAAAWSVAEIGAGDVEVLQGAETPPVGT
                     RLVVGPGTGLGVGSLLYSEGHYHTASGEGGHVGLSPRHADEVEIFRAAREVATECFFDD
                     SLTLEAEMFLSGTGLPILYQAIQLAAGQTNAETRPAKDILQDALAQTDPHAVRAAHMFT
                     THLGAVMGDMAVTMMPAGGVFLVGGVAEKNRWLFKDTFRDAFNAGGRFSELRRSMNLYV
                     SEQDEFGIVGANNFCKSALARRMA"
     gene            9027..11360
                     /locus_tag="AB6_02608"
                     /gene="lacG_2"
     CDS             11387..12313
                     /gene="scrK"
                     /locus_tag="AB6_02607"
                     /EC_number="2.7.1.4"
                     /inference="ab initio prediction:Prodigal:002006"
                     /inference="similar to AA sequence:UniProtKB:P26420"
                     /codon_start=1
                     /transl_table=11
                     /product="Fructokinase"
                     /db_xref="COG:COG0524"
                     /translation="MILCCGEALIDMIPTPTTDGAQGFVPHSGGAIFNTAIALGRLGAS
                     VGMLTGLSSDMFGAQLSGALTDSHVDQSHVIRSDRPSTLAFVQLKDGQASYSFLDENSA
                     GRMLRPEDMPAQLPGTTALYFGGISLACEPCADAYAALLDQHADACAVMLDPNIRPGFI
                     ADETRYRTRLNRMIEQADILKVSDEDLNWIVPGPESLAEKVPALLEAGPSVVIVTKGSE
                     GASAYLHDGSETSVPVKQVQVVDTVGAGDTFNAGVLAQLDADGLLTKSGLRSVDVSAIR
                     SALSKGAEVAAVTVSRAGANPPWAHEL"
     gene            11387..12313
                     /locus_tag="AB6_02607"
                     /gene="scrK"
     CDS             12331..12996
                     /locus_tag="AB6_02606"
                     /inference="ab initio prediction:Prodigal:002006"
                     /codon_start=1
                     /transl_table=11
                     /product="hypothetical protein"
                     /translation="MKRSEINEIKSAAEAFIHSFGAVLPPFATWSPEQMRSARAEGIRA
                     RGLGWDITDYGQGRFDELGLFLFTLRNGDVTDLSNGRGMLYAEKLLVSRDKQLSPMHRH
                     IVKAEDIINRGGGDLVMEIYASDTDGGIDRDNPVIVPSDNCPVTIQPGELLRLKPGESV
                     TLMPGIWHAFWAEKGDCLIGEVSTVNDDRTDNVFEDPIPRFATIEEDAAPDFLLVADY"
     gene            12331..12996
                     /locus_tag="AB6_02606"
     CDS             complement(13002..14015)
                     /gene="exuR_2"
                     /locus_tag="AB6_02605"
                     /inference="ab initio prediction:Prodigal:002006"
                     /inference="similar to AA sequence:UniProtKB:Q9JMQ1"
                     /codon_start=1
                     /transl_table=11
                     /product="putative HTH-type transcriptional repressor ExuR"
                     /db_xref="COG:COG1609"
                     /translation="MSSDNEYNTPRPRRVTAQIVAEAAGVSRSSVSRAFTPGAYLDADK
                     RKKIHEVAAQMGYQPNALAAGLKDGRSHLVAVFVGNMRSAYDTEFVMALVGQLNALNKW
                     PILIDGGDQSAEKAIQQVLRYPLDALILRGGSMQAEVVTQCSKIGVPMISAGRVVEAQG
                     VDNVCCRNAEGTRIATRVLIEKGRKKFGYIGGPEAFSSSSGRRAGVLDSLAEAGLSLVA
                     ETDGDFTVDAGHRAATRLLTTHSLDALICANDATAIGALTAARDLGISVPETLSVVGFD
                     DIEMAGWPTFDLSTVCNPIDEAVEHVIQLLEKRLKNPLKASETILIKPHFVPRGTH"
     gene            complement(13002..14015)
                     /locus_tag="AB6_02605"
                     /gene="exuR_2"
     CDS             14235..15539
                     /gene="ugpB_2"
                     /locus_tag="AB6_02604"
                     /inference="ab initio prediction:Prodigal:002006"
                     /inference="similar to AA sequence:UniProtKB:P0AG80"
                     /codon_start=1
                     /transl_table=11
                     /product="sn-glycerol-3-phosphate-binding periplasmic
                     protein UgpB"
                     /db_xref="COG:COG1653"
                     /translation="MTKLTFSATAAALAFTATATFAETEITWWHAMGGQLGETVNKIAE
                     DFNASQDDYKITPVYKGSYEETLTAGIAAFRAGEQPNVMQVFDAGAATVIGAKGATIPV
                     QDLLADNGVNFDINDYIAGVRYFYADSDGKMIGMPFNSSTPILYFNVDALEAAGVTPPK
                     TWEEFQTTTAPALKDAGYIALSQSHLPWIFTENFMSRHNLPFATNNNGYDGIDTQILVN
                     NDAIKAHFTAVTDWKDEGLFEWYGTGWGDNAKPFEEGKVAMWLGSSGSFGGLLQKDLPF
                     EFSATELPYWEAVTAEPTQTFIGGAALFAMSGKSDDENKATAEFFRFLTAPETQYFWHQ
                     ETGYVPITEAAYEVAKKDGHYDRFPAAEVGVNQLQAKAGDNTKGYRMGFYVQIRDIMNR
                     EYGRILTGETDVETAFKTIEKEANELLARFGKTQG"
     gene            14235..15539
                     /locus_tag="AB6_02604"
                     /gene="ugpB_2"
     CDS             15612..16493
                     /gene="ugpA_2"
                     /locus_tag="AB6_02603"
                     /inference="ab initio prediction:Prodigal:002006"
                     /inference="similar to AA sequence:UniProtKB:P10905"
                     /codon_start=1
                     /transl_table=11
                     /product="sn-glycerol-3-phosphate transport system permease
                     protein UgpA"
                     /db_xref="COG:COG1175"
                     /translation="MKRAGFDTIWLPVALLMPQLLIIAIFFYWPAGWALQSSFYLQDPF
                     GFGSTFVGGENYTSLLGNDQYKRVAGFTILYSVLVTFFSLAIALLLAVKADKVIRGAKT
                     YRTLLMWVYAIAPPVAGFLGILFFDQSTGPLTKFFQMFGWDFKLGVDYNATATAMVIVA
                     VWKQIPVNFIFFLSGLQSIPRSVREAAMIDNRSATGRFWQVTFPLLAPTAFFLLIINIT
                     YALFDTFGVIDALMKGEPGNNPMTLVYKVYLDGFRGNDLGGSSAQSVILMVLVLILTVF
                     QFRLVERRIHYT"
     gene            15612..16493
                     /locus_tag="AB6_02603"
                     /gene="ugpA_2"
     CDS             16505..17398
                     /gene="lacG_1"
                     /locus_tag="AB6_02602"
                     /inference="ab initio prediction:Prodigal:002006"
                     /inference="similar to AA sequence:UniProtKB:P29824"
                     /codon_start=1
                     /transl_table=11
                     /product="Lactose transport system permease protein LacG"
                     /translation="MAETTLETPVETHRPRRIKWGAIGDHTVLILGALLMMIPPLLALT
                     TASHDAVTIHREGLQLTLGDKLGKNFHAAMFEKGGFTQTVDGTLMLMNSFILGIGFAVG
                     KIIISMMAAYAIVYFRLRFATLAFWVIFTTLLLPLEVRILPSYEAIQKLGLTNTYTGLI
                     VPLIASATGTFFFRQFFMSVPEELAEAARIDGAGPWKFFVDILVPLSRTMIAAIFIIMF
                     VFGWNQYLWPTLITTDESFFTLVRGIKQIVLSYTDSQIPEHGQALALAIVAMIPPVAIV
                     VFFQNWFVKGLTESDK"
     gene            16505..17398
                     /locus_tag="AB6_02602"
                     /gene="lacG_1"
     CDS             17410..18456
                     /gene="ugpC_6"
                     /locus_tag="AB6_02601"
                     /EC_number="7.6.2.10"
                     /inference="ab initio prediction:Prodigal:002006"
                     /inference="similar to AA sequence:UniProtKB:P10907"
                     /codon_start=1
                     /transl_table=11
                     /product="sn-glycerol-3-phosphate import ATP-binding
                     protein UgpC"
                     /db_xref="COG:COG3839"
                     /translation="MAQVSLEGIRKVYPNGFQAVQTTSFTIQDGEFVVLVGPSGCGKST
                     LLRMIAGLEEITEGTLKIGDRVVNDVDPADRDIAMVFQNYALYPHMTVRKNIGYGLKNR
                     GNPASEIAAKVEDAAKMLNLTEYLDRKPAQLSGGQRQRVAMGRAVVRDPALFLFDEPLS
                     NLDAKLRNQMRIEIKALQRRLGTTAVYVTHDQVEAMTMADRIIVLNAGRIEQIGTPSEI
                     YHNPASTFVASFMGAPPMNLIRAQVEQGEVRINGYDGLMPAPASQNGPVTLGIRPEDVV
                     LDDHGNIPFRVDILEELGAHRLLHGVVGEQPFSVMIGKDDAASTGTATLNLKPEALRLF
                     DPETGRKL"
     gene            17410..18456
                     /locus_tag="AB6_02601"
                     /gene="ugpC_6"
     CDS             18453..19451
                     /locus_tag="AB6_02600"
                     /inference="ab initio prediction:Prodigal:002006"
                     /codon_start=1
                     /transl_table=11
                     /product="hypothetical protein"
                     /translation="MTGQTFETLPAVTLEQRNAILAAPRTAEAHRDLLSSLPAMNAVQV
                     GGRATSSHLQSDFTVAAWNVERCLFPEESAAQLGKVSPDIVLLSEADHGMARTAQRHTT
                     EVMADALGMTYAFGVEFHELDLGGATERGFCTDDFNSLGWHGNAILSSVPFERTAMIRL
                     DDHGHWFASDTGATDPDQPRVGGRNAIAAIIPATQGSLCVVSTHLESNADAAHRHQQFQ
                     RLLDEIDAFAPGLPVLIGGDLNTGNHLPPDFDWRRETLFGLAEREGYSWSFTAEGPTTR
                     PSLITPHPERVMKLDWLAGRGLKCLDKGILTSISDEGTPLSDHDCVWCCTG"
     gene            18453..19451
                     /locus_tag="AB6_02600"
     CDS             19544..19786
                     /locus_tag="AB6_02599"
                     /inference="ab initio prediction:Prodigal:002006"
                     /codon_start=1
                     /transl_table=11
                     /product="hypothetical protein"
                     /translation="MVTKAELEAEVAELRRQLAEHANPEPPKTPEPADAFVDNLGHWTA
                     QIDEVLTEFEDLPHKKPILFALGVFALGYMIGRSR"
     gene            19544..19786
                     /locus_tag="AB6_02599"
     CDS             19796..20266
                     /locus_tag="AB6_02598"
                     /inference="ab initio prediction:Prodigal:002006"
                     /codon_start=1
                     /transl_table=11
                     /product="hypothetical protein"
                     /translation="MSRISRNISIILRAERLIAQRQVAVAAKRTGIYAAAGLAVGLAAV
                     MLNVAGFFWLSETLSTTSAALIVAGIDLVVAVLLAVVANSMTAQTDTSDAVELRDMALQ
                     DIETEIRENFADARNAVTGIRRDPLGTLTPEIVSALLGVLLKYAKTRKKPQD"
     gene            19796..20266
                     /locus_tag="AB6_02598"
     CDS             complement(20268..21440)
                     /gene="ackA"
                     /locus_tag="AB6_02597"
                     /EC_number="2.7.2.1"
                     /inference="ab initio prediction:Prodigal:002006"
                     /inference="similar to AA sequence:UniProtKB:Q9WYB1"
                     /codon_start=1
                     /transl_table=11
                     /product="Acetate kinase"
                     /db_xref="COG:COG0282"
                     /translation="MADHVVALNAGSSSLKFALYELVEGNRPSMRWRGQIERLGDAPRL
                     LAQSAGGRSIDRPLTNTKSHDEAIHAFLEMAREYLPDIHVRAIGHRIVHGGTVYSEPVR
                     IDASVVETLSGFIPFAPLHQPYSLAGIRAASAAFPDTAQIACFDTAFHRTHPWVNDTFA
                     LPQSYYNKGVRRYGFHGLSYDYITQKLKEIAPGLYNGRVVIAHLGNGASMCAVSGGRAV
                     ASTMGFSALDGLPMGTRSGQLDPGVVLYMMQQEGLSADEIAEILYRKSGLLGLSGISSD
                     MRTLLSADTSEARKAIDYYVFRIRRELGALSAALEGIDALVFTGGVGENSAAIRQMVCD
                     GMRWIGIEMDHARNADGGTVLSTDFSRVRILSIPTNEEMVIARAAANLME"
     gene            complement(20268..21440)
                     /locus_tag="AB6_02597"
                     /gene="ackA"
     CDS             complement(21433..22827)
                     /locus_tag="AB6_02596"
                     /inference="ab initio prediction:Prodigal:002006"
                     /codon_start=1
                     /transl_table=11
                     /product="hypothetical protein"
                     /translation="MKIQENKTFEQLKVGDTAQLTRLCTVDDLYAFASASGDHNPLHLA
                     AYDGDGDGLAEAVAPALWPAGLVAAVLGNYMPGAGTQTRRADLAFHLPVLAGEELTAFV
                     AVEEKRDDGDLLCSAEVRRVVDNALVLSGTVQVTPPSTHMEFDSVEVPGLIVQRHRHFD
                     ALLAKARPLEPMPTAVVAPEEPNSLSGALLGHANHIISPILVGDPDKIAAAAAELVADL
                     SGIEIVEARSHGIAAHRAVDLVVEGRAQTLMKGYLHTDELLHAVLRREKGLRTGRRLSH
                     VFVMDVPGMSRPIMVTDAAVNIAPDLETKADIVQNAIHLAHSLGIEQPKVGVLSAVETI
                     NPHMPSSVDAALLSKMAERGQITGGLVDGPLAMDNAVDLNAARTKGITSEVAGAADILV
                     APNIEAGNMVAKQLTFISHAEAAGVVIGAAVPIILTSRSDDDASRLASCAVAALHAHAN
                     KGKIHG"
     gene            complement(21433..22827)
                     /locus_tag="AB6_02596"
     CDS             23367..23711
                     /locus_tag="AB6_02595"
                     /inference="ab initio prediction:Prodigal:002006"
                     /codon_start=1
                     /transl_table=11
                     /product="hypothetical protein"
                     /translation="MTDHVVLICTTCQGAEAAQSIAEALRERLPEGYGTRMIECMAGCD
                     HPLTVGFQAGAKAQYLFGEIQTSADIDALAAFARQYQNSSTGWTKATDRPEALLHKTLS
                     RMPPLATGAT"
     gene            23367..23711
                     /locus_tag="AB6_02595"
     CDS             23708..24514
                     /gene="yclP"
                     /locus_tag="AB6_02594"
                     /EC_number="7.2.2.-"
                     /inference="ab initio prediction:Prodigal:002006"
                     /inference="similar to AA sequence:UniProtKB:P94420"
                     /codon_start=1
                     /transl_table=11
                     /product="Petrobactin import ATP-binding protein YclP"
                     /db_xref="COG:COG4604"
                     /translation="MTEHAFLQVNGVGYHAYHGEVLLQDITFALHEGAVLAIAGPNGAG
                     KTTLMNLLCGSEHPSDGNVLFKGRNLRSMSATERARMIAVVSQQEYPDGRLSLREYVAL
                     GQIPIRADRSAEAHAADLGRILDLTSLNDLADKRMAVLSGGERQRAHIARALAQNPALL
                     FLDEPTNHLDPDAKGRMLSLVAGLGITVVMIVHDLVMIPEFATHVALMKSTRLTGFGPV
                     ADVLTTDRVRDTFGVDYLFFQHEGRLIPALDIRKTSVSNPVRSITE"
     gene            23708..24514
                     /locus_tag="AB6_02594"
                     /gene="yclP"
     CDS             24511..25458
                     /gene="btuF"
                     /locus_tag="AB6_02593"
                     /inference="ab initio prediction:Prodigal:002006"
                     /inference="protein motif:HAMAP:MF_01000"
                     /codon_start=1
                     /transl_table=11
                     /product="Vitamin B12-binding protein"
                     /translation="MKHILSVALVTAMAGGAAAHEVTVDNCGEPLVFETQPERLVVHDM
                     NMTDMAFALGLQDKIVGLTGITGWYKTSPEFDSLRGDIPELAPKYPTVENLVAVEPDLF
                     FAGWYYGMRPGGDVTPETLAPFGIKTMILSESCVHLHKDRPKASMDLLFDDVVRLGKVM
                     HVEDKAEALVSGWKDELAAIEAKTADLPKPRVFLLDGPADAPFTAGKYAIPDAMIAAAG
                     GQNVTHDMDTSWGRSSWEAVAAANPEFLVLLDYQTGNGAADTFKFLQEHPVMSQTDAVK
                     NERWIGLRYEELTPGPANIQAISKMAQAMHKGLN"
     gene            24511..25458
                     /locus_tag="AB6_02593"
                     /gene="btuF"
     CDS             25460..26473
                     /gene="hmuU"
                     /locus_tag="AB6_02592"
                     /inference="ab initio prediction:Prodigal:002006"
                     /inference="similar to AA sequence:UniProtKB:Q56992"
                     /codon_start=1
                     /transl_table=11
                     /product="Hemin transport system permease protein HmuU"
                     /db_xref="COG:COG0609"
                     /translation="MGRLGLTLLVGAVILAALLLVSTIYGTTSIPLSDTFKAILLGTGL
                     VDGDVSPLHRIVFDLRLPRALFAAVIGAGLGIVGVVLQTTTRNDLADPFLFGLSSGTAA
                     GAVFVITVTGDILGFWTLPLAAFCGGLVASGIVLALVHGLRTSAPEKLILAGLAVSFLF
                     SALTNYLIFAGDNRAAHSVIFWMLGGLGLARWETFPLVCAGLALILAYALYRSRWLDAL
                     LTGDVTATTLGVPVQSLRFKMFFVAALATAVFVSVAGVIGFVGLMVPHIARGIAGPLHN
                     HLVPTAAVVGAVLLTGSDILSRLMLAPQELPVGIVTTSLGSIFVFILLLRTAKPKR"
     gene            25460..26473
                     /locus_tag="AB6_02592"
                     /gene="hmuU"
     CDS             26679..27194
                     /gene="napF_2"
                     /locus_tag="AB6_02591"
                     /inference="ab initio prediction:Prodigal:002006"
                     /inference="similar to AA sequence:UniProtKB:P0AAL0"
                     /codon_start=1
                     /transl_table=11
                     /product="Ferredoxin-type protein NapF"
                     /db_xref="COG:COG1145"
                     /translation="MGQVTTRRAFLSARFNDEDGVTARPPGSVGPDFLKHCTKCGDCAS
                     ACPEDVIAIAADGFPVFQPSDNPCTFCGECANACPTPALDIDLVFDWPWRAALKLDSCL
                     SMNGVSCRLCQDNCEESAIRFSLQTGGRAKPTLDVAACTGCGLCPTVCPADAISLGHTP
                     QPKMEAVQ"
     gene            26679..27194
                     /locus_tag="AB6_02591"
                     /gene="napF_2"
     CDS             27191..27484
                     /gene="napD"
                     /locus_tag="AB6_02590"
                     /inference="ab initio prediction:Prodigal:002006"
                     /inference="protein motif:HAMAP:MF_02200"
                     /codon_start=1
                     /transl_table=11
                     /product="Chaperone NapD"
                     /translation="MNICGCLAHVAPDYATAAAQSMSDTPGVEIHAQTEDGRFVVVVED
                     TPERLASETIMDLHQIPGVVSLTLTYHHFEDLAETRPRPDALSQTTSRRLTL"
     gene            27191..27484
                     /locus_tag="AB6_02590"
                     /gene="napD"
     CDS             27481..29973
                     /gene="napA_2"
                     /locus_tag="AB6_02589"
                     /EC_number="1.9.6.1"
                     /inference="ab initio prediction:Prodigal:002006"
                     /inference="similar to AA sequence:UniProtKB:P33937"
                     /codon_start=1
                     /transl_table=11
                     /product="Periplasmic nitrate reductase"
                     /db_xref="COG:COG0243"
                     /translation="MTHSESRRTFLKATAATATASAAGIPLATGAADAQAATPDIRWDK
                     AACRFCGTGCSVLVGTKEGRVVATQGDPDAPVNRGLNCIKGYFLSKIMYGKDRLTTPLL
                     RKTNGEYDKNGEFEPVSWDEAFDVMAAKWKEALAKKGPTSVGMFGSGQWTVWEGYAAAK
                     LMKAGFRSNNIDPNARHCMASAVVGFMRTFGIDEPMGCYDDFEHADTFVLWGSNMAEMH
                     PILWSRLTDTRLTKPGSEVHVLSTFEHRSFELADNGIVFNPQTDLAILNYIANYIIQNG
                     AVNEDFVKKHVNITKTATDIGYGLRDENQLQQDAENPNSGKMEPISFEEYAKAVEPYTL
                     EYVSELSGVPADKLEKLAKQYADPNRKVMSLWTMGFNQHTRGSWVNSLMYNVHLLVGKI
                     SEPGNSPFSLTGQPSACGTAREVGTFAHRLPADMVVANDEHREICETAWKIPEGTIPPK
                     PGFHAVLQHRMLKDGVLNAYWVQCNNNMQAAPNINEEGYPGYRNPENFITVSDPYPTVT
                     AVSADLILPTAMWVEKEGAYGNAERRTQFWHQQVKAPGEAKSDLWQLMEFSKRFTVEEV
                     WGEELLAKMPEHRGKTMFEVLFQNGNVDKYPLSETAEGFDNDEAQHFGFYVQKGLFEEY
                     AEFGRGHGHDLAPFEMYHQARGMRWPVVDGKETLYRFREGYDPYVPEGADVKFYGHKDG
                     KAKIIFAPYEPAAEEPDNEYDLWLCTGRVLEHWHSGSMTRRVPELHRAFPSAVVFMHPD
                     DARDRGLRRGQEIVLSTRRGEVTSRVETRGRNKVPRGLVFMPWFDEHQLTNKLTLDATC
                     PLSKETDYKKCACKVERA"
     gene            27481..29973
                     /locus_tag="AB6_02589"
                     /gene="napA_2"
     CDS             30001..30819
                     /gene="napG"
                     /locus_tag="AB6_02588"
                     /inference="ab initio prediction:Prodigal:002006"
                     /inference="similar to AA sequence:UniProtKB:P0AAL3"
                     /codon_start=1
                     /transl_table=11
                     /product="Ferredoxin-type protein NapG"
                     /db_xref="COG:COG1145"
                     /translation="MSGVGSPLSPQRRRFLQDSARAAGGCVAAGSLLAWLARDARALPA
                     EALRPPGALPEQDFLSACIRCGLCVRDCPYNTLKLAELGVDAVATGTPYFTARDVPCEM
                     CDDIPCVAACPTGALDPSLDNIDDADMGVAVLVDQENCLNFLGLRCDVCYRVCPVIDEA
                     ITLETAHNTRSGHHALFLPTVHGDRCTGCGMCEKSCVLPEAAIKVLPTRLARGSSADHY
                     RKGWEEKAAKGAPVVEGIIDLPDRLPGPGTDNLVTPGGFAPGYNLPGAGQ"
     gene            30001..30819
                     /locus_tag="AB6_02588"
                     /gene="napG"
     CDS             30816..31733
                     /gene="napH"
                     /locus_tag="AB6_02587"
                     /inference="ab initio prediction:Prodigal:002006"
                     /inference="similar to AA sequence:UniProtKB:P33934"
                     /codon_start=1
                     /transl_table=11
                     /product="Ferredoxin-type protein NapH"
                     /db_xref="COG:COG0348"
                     /translation="MSARTHLPVGQEAIEAKGWLGAHKYLLLRRASQLFFLVLFLLGPW
                     FGIWIVQGTLAGSLTLGVLPLTDPFVLLQSVVAGHWPELTALIGGLIVLVAYALIGGRV
                     YCSWVCPINPVTDAAHWLHRKLDLPKGWQPKRGTRLWILATVLIVSGLTGVIAWELINP
                     ITMLHRGLIFGAGFVWAMIVAIFFFDLFVSRHGWCGHLCPVGAFYGLIGTKAMLRVSAP
                     NRAACDDCMDCFAVCPENHVISPALRGKTGTTPLILSPDCTNCGRCIDVCAVDVFKFTH
                     RFDDHVAAPSDPVPAPIQRAARPT"
     gene            30816..31733
                     /locus_tag="AB6_02587"
                     /gene="napH"
     CDS             31746..32183
                     /gene="napB"
                     /locus_tag="AB6_02586"
                     /inference="ab initio prediction:Prodigal:002006"
                     /inference="similar to AA sequence:UniProtKB:P0ABL3"
                     /codon_start=1
                     /transl_table=11
                     /product="Periplasmic nitrate reductase, electron transfer
                     subunit"
                     /db_xref="COG:COG3043"
                     /translation="MNKPILTGVTALIPVILLSGFALAQSAQVEALRGAEVDEPVPLDQ
                     VHRTIEGRMQRNYRQQPPLIPHSIEQYQIDLRTNQCLSCHDWTKAGERNAPTLSMTHYL
                     DREGRELDQIAGTRYFCNQCHVPQADTPALVDNVFEPSSGN"
     gene            31746..32183
                     /locus_tag="AB6_02586"
                     /gene="napB"
     CDS             32213..32914
                     /gene="napC"
                     /locus_tag="AB6_02585"
                     /inference="ab initio prediction:Prodigal:002006"
                     /inference="similar to AA sequence:UniProtKB:P0ABL5"
                     /codon_start=1
                     /transl_table=11
                     /product="Cytochrome c-type protein NapC"
                     /db_xref="COG:COG3005"
                     /translation="MADSPEKRGWIGRIWNAIWTPTVLFSSGFLVLAGFLAGILFWGGF
                     HWTLELTNTEEFCTSCHTMETNLGEYRETIHYNNHSGVRAICSDCHVPHEWNHKIKAKI
                     MAVKDVYHELAGTIGTPEKYEEHRLSMATAVWKKMKASDSRECRNCHNFDYMDFTLQEN
                     RAASEHQRAIDTGMTCIDCHQGIAHSLPPGHLQRYQEITEELAADAPTPLGQQVADGSE
                     EIRSFLTNRSE"
     gene            32213..32914
                     /locus_tag="AB6_02585"
                     /gene="napC"
     CDS             32928..33185
                     /locus_tag="AB6_02584"
                     /inference="ab initio prediction:Prodigal:002006"
                     /codon_start=1
                     /transl_table=11
                     /product="hypothetical protein"
                     /translation="MLELLGTIGANIISLPGILGLALGMMTRNPLLGAVMGGVVGVAET
                     LIFAHWSFANFGTGELLIAVVVGMCAGALGSAIRIKGATV"
     gene            32928..33185
                     /locus_tag="AB6_02584"
     CDS             33630..37712
                     /locus_tag="AB6_02583"
                     /inference="ab initio prediction:Prodigal:002006"
                     /codon_start=1
                     /transl_table=11
                     /product="hypothetical protein"
                     /translation="MNSCAKQHTPARVARGGRVVKWKGRVASVAPSVFLASIAVSACAT
                     VASADVVISAPQTTPADFLIDEDITITETGAVNLTADSGPAVQINTDYTSVFTNDGTIS
                     GPAPGEQLGFGLELNGDLGETGQVINNGLIDIDIDANGSALGLGVLFDDDLAGTYQNNG
                     TIDVNVSSDNAVALAIGTVVDGVAQSTATIENNGDILVQSSSVPTENAAAAGFLFVNPA
                     ETDIDNTGTIQVTAQTGEQASAFGFQFEGSLNGNLTNSGTISATATDGVDDVYAIGVEV
                     ITDVNGDINNTGTISVLANGSADDATAWGIHVEGDQNGALINSGTIVATAQTTSGSADG
                     AAVYVEGNTVGNITNSGTIDARGTGTASASGAAYYLGGDFDGDFENSGTILLASDSTAS
                     EAETFGLFVSGQMDGDFTNGGTITIIATGSSAEAHALMVNGGLNGEIRNTGTLTTQINA
                     SSEGSGGGFVIRNGLTGNFANTGTLQINVSSETSEATAFGLRVFGGMDGDVTNDGTITV
                     EAEGDFSAFAAAADIRNTLTGSITNTGTLRIQAEAFSTATAGGYTITNGMVGSFSNSGT
                     LMVSAIGSTNEARAFGLRAFGGVDGDITNSGTIAAQTSAAQTSVATGFIVGGPFDGNFL
                     NTQTITAMAEASTGSARAHALDITSTSTGQIENSGTLNVRAEGSTNAFASAIDISGGLN
                     GDFVNSGTVRAKADNLSGGSSASAFGAFIANGMTGNIENSGTLTVETNGQTLGVAAGVF
                     VTNNGLDGDFTNSGTIMANGSAETGDGRAFGLLVNGGIDGVLTNNGTLIAEASALSSAR
                     ATGIVANGGLTGSFANSGTISTTAISETDEALSQGIFTGNSSDATTASNTGNVSASATG
                     ASGATAQALSLGGVYNDAVTNSGQLTAVAAIANGTGDADASGVFIADLQGTFANTGVIN
                     AAASGGDTSEAFGLNIQNFDGEITEVGSISARSDTDDAYAIFLGSGTGTLNLDTQDNVD
                     GLIRVQDHQVNLFAQGGSSVFFFEDAAPETGDFNTIISDGRSGWFVQDEGGPAPVYAAV
                     DPAEILTSADIVAYYGTLIGSSNGALRYEAAQVTRNAETGNVSGLSIGGFRPYVHLDAA
                     SRRFENVPGIDTDVTAINGSVGFSGQLDNGTALAFGLGVFRTDGDTDTTDFDTDGFYID
                     ASIGRQIGAYTVEAGLGYGWLSTDRTREISGSADADADFDSTLLTVYAGVERDFETTGT
                     IGLTGFGDLRYTRQEDDSYTETGSSANATVDDATTDVIEVRLGVEASKALNTGGVLVGQ
                     LSGVVRQGLGDSDADVTVFGSTQSLSFAATDFSGASVLIGYEHEFIPNMQFEANASQEV
                     GSDAQGPNFLAGIRWSF"
     gene            33630..37712
                     /locus_tag="AB6_02583"
     CDS             complement(37767..39179)
                     /locus_tag="AB6_02582"
                     /inference="ab initio prediction:Prodigal:002006"
                     /codon_start=1
                     /transl_table=11
                     /product="hypothetical protein"
                     /translation="MMDNTFDPVTGEHLKDWGHRPGKQFPALLARANEMRAEGFGLVRI
                     RQELEGEIPAIPPTMDLRAPGEVPFHENIDASDPDEEDNVEKVRETMTALMRTPTIEAG
                     AIMPDACPAGPIGTIPVGGVAAARNAIHPGMHSADICCSVMITDLGNADPKAVLDAAQS
                     VTHFGPGGRPQGKRFTTSLKLLDAFRENPFLDNPKSLRMAQEHMGTQGDGNHFLFVGRS
                     RKTGRTAIVTHHGSRGPGAVLYKNGMTVAHRFRKELSPGTPKQNSWIPADTQEGRDYWD
                     ALQLIRKWTKANHNAIHQATVEAARVGDVGDRYWNEHNFVFKRGDLFYHGKGATPAWGD
                     YAADATGLTLIPLNMSEPVLVVRGKDAGHGLGFSPHGAGRNFSRSEHKRRMGSVTPDEM
                     LKAETEGLDIRFHAGGVDASELPSSYKSADSVVAQIKSYDLAEIEDYIDPYGCIMAGDM
                     PPFWMNRKKGRR"
     gene            complement(37767..39179)
                     /locus_tag="AB6_02582"
     CDS             complement(39659..41215)
                     /gene="rsr"
                     /locus_tag="AB6_02581"
                     /inference="ab initio prediction:Prodigal:002006"
                     /inference="similar to AA sequence:UniProtKB:Q9RUW8"
                     /codon_start=1
                     /transl_table=11
                     /product="60 kDa SS-A/Ro ribonucleoprotein"
                     /translation="MANKSVFALLKGRLPPKATAKNAHGALAFAYSDAHALAQVAVTGT
                     FGGMFYQSPQEELEYVLDVAETVEPKYLAQAAIYARQSGYMKDMPAVLLAVLARRDPVL
                     FRAAFARVVDNGKMLRTFVQVTRSGQTGRKSLGSAPKAMVQTWLNTVSDRVLLNANIGN
                     DPSLADVIKMVHPKPASAEREALFAWIVGRPCNLARLPQALRDWIAFRETGKGPVPDVP
                     FQMLTQLELTQVQWARIARKGSWQMVRQNLNTFQRHGVFDVTRNVDHVAALLRDPKAIA
                     KARAFPYQLMVAAQNVVPDMPRLIVDALHDAMEIAAQNVPQVAGQVVVCPDVSGSMTWS
                     VTGYRPGATSAVRHVDVAALVAASFQRMNRGCQVMPFDFDVRDVRLEPRDTILTNAERL
                     AALAGGGTNCSAPLAWLNKRGRAPDLVVFVSDNQSWVDARAGGQATAMLKEWEVIKRRN
                     PQAKLVCIDIAPYGTTQAQTRADVLNVGGFSDAVFDQIAAFASGQTGPDHWVAEIEKID
                     V"
     gene            complement(39659..41215)
                     /locus_tag="AB6_02581"
                     /gene="rsr"
     CDS             41389..42966
                     /gene="norR_2"
                     /locus_tag="AB6_02580"
                     /inference="ab initio prediction:Prodigal:002006"
                     /inference="protein motif:HAMAP:MF_01314"
                     /codon_start=1
                     /transl_table=11
                     /product="Anaerobic nitric oxide reductase transcription
                     regulator NorR"
                     /translation="MKNVVIGFLGTQLDMGKKRRWKPTPSLTSHDHFPVHRLELLHDRK
                     FNRLAHQVKHEIAEISPETEVLLQQMDLDDPWDFQEVYGKLFDFALAYGFDEDREQYHV
                     HLTTGTHVAQICWFLLTESRHVPARLIQTGPPGPKDPTPKFDVIDLDLSRYNALQQRFD
                     QLSREYSDQLKGGIETRNAQYNTLIDRIELVASNSDEPILLLGETGTGKTELAQRIYNL
                     KLDRRRVKGRLVHVNCATLNGPDALATLFGQRRSYLGQAGTERGGLLREADGGVLFLDE
                     VDELGWSEQSILLSAIETGRFYPLGSDHEVSSRFQVIAGASHDLRALTAEGRFRPDLLA
                     RLSMWNFRLPALRDRREDIEANLHYELARSERSLGIQVGFNIDAREKFIQFATNPSTHW
                     PGNFRDFSGLVKRLCTLAPRGRITRTMVEDETAALQQDWASSTSDSDETLVRGILGSAT
                     RDIDPFDLVQLANVIRTCQRTPNLSAAGRALFSVSREKRSTQNDADRLRKYLQKFNLDW
                     HKLTVPSQ"
     gene            41389..42966
                     /locus_tag="AB6_02580"
                     /gene="norR_2"
     CDS             43120..44220
                     /locus_tag="AB6_02579"
                     /inference="ab initio prediction:Prodigal:002006"
                     /inference="similar to AA sequence:UniProtKB:Q5SK82"
                     /codon_start=1
                     /transl_table=11
                     /product="Lactate-binding periplasmic protein"
                     /db_xref="COG:COG4663"
                     /translation="MTNKLITRRSAFRTLAGAGAATLAAPHIATAAGETTTWKIQTSWP
                     GGIGLQTFKDWCATIEEKTGGELAFQAFGANDVVGDFQLADAVKNGVLDAINPFTIYYQ
                     GIIPAAVFLSSYPLGLRQPHEYDTFYYGLGGIDIARELLGRQGLHFVGPVHHGPNIIHS
                     KVPIRSVDDFAGRKMRLPGGMVAEVFSELGAETTVLPGSEIFPALEKGTIDVADFVGPA
                     VNHALGFSQVTDYIVMGPPGFMSVYQPVDIMDITVGKAAWDKLSPQMQEFVEMETHVYS
                     DLHHAAIQAADQEAWKKFEAEGTEITRLSQDDVELMTEVAVPIWFKYANRDKDAARVFK
                     IQLDYMMSGSLGYVTPEMIEGYTLDL"
     gene            43120..44220
                     /locus_tag="AB6_02579"
     CDS             44295..45626
                     /locus_tag="AB6_02578"
                     /inference="ab initio prediction:Prodigal:002006"
                     /codon_start=1
                     /transl_table=11
                     /product="hypothetical protein"
                     /translation="MPSVDFTLPHWLYWVGLIAFPALAMVLARKAQPEQRTYGLPLGYL
                     ILVTGGMLGLHRFYLRSLLGLVYLPVFLLILFANGEERTARNEFSNAVNIVRQAERTIT
                     RETERVATAEEGLEDLRAAAEATQNGTALQKRRAERALDRAEKAIETGRERLAESEAAL
                     AEAQPLAEIAGAGRAFWSSVARYAFFTILAFLAIDALMLPRLVASARVKAAADPHEPEM
                     EIDEETAARAAEMDPGARKADQDYAENWIDRLSLYAGEFVSYWAVIAVFVYYYEVIVRY
                     VFNAPTNWAHESMYLMFGMQYLIAGSYAMLTESHVRVDIFYAPLTKPKRAWADLFTSIF
                     FFIFAGTLLVTSYIFAMDAIAVPTGNSVVSDWARGEMSFFQMFGALTFGDWTDPNIRWG
                     EISFNEWEIPLWPMKWMMVVGAVLLILQGVSKLSKDVRTIARGY"
     gene            44295..45626
                     /locus_tag="AB6_02578"
     CDS             45630..46985
                     /gene="dctM_10"
                     /locus_tag="AB6_02577"
                     /inference="ab initio prediction:Prodigal:002006"
                     /inference="similar to AA sequence:UniProtKB:O07838"
                     /codon_start=1
                     /transl_table=11
                     /product="C4-dicarboxylate TRAP transporter large permease
                     protein DctM"
                     /db_xref="COG:COG1593"
                     /translation="MGLDMSIELLTLVMFGSLLVLLMAGLPLAFVTGGLACVFLFVLGD
                     ARALNIVPSRIFPLMTNYQLSAIPLFIFMASMLERAGIINDMFDVIYKVLGGLKGGLAA
                     ATIIASTVLAAMVGVIGAAVVTMGIIALPAMLKRGYDTKIAMGSIMAGGTLGILIPPSI
                     LAIIYAVVAEQSVGELFIGAVIPGLMLSGMYIIYVVVRSYINPVLGPPIPVDERISNRE
                     KMRLLGKMSAPIALIVIVLGVIFSGVATPVEAAGIGTFGAFIVAAIHNKLDWPTVREAC
                     LTTLKASAMVIWIMFGATIFVGLYVLEGGQQFVQETMQGAGLGPWGILIVMQILLVVLG
                     MFLDWVGILLLCVPIFVPIIKALGAAAFGFDDPNDLVLWFGVLYLVNMQMSFLSPPFGY
                     ALFYLRGVAPPSIPMTDIFKAALPFLFLQIVGLVICMMFPWVVTWLPNIVYG"
     gene            45630..46985
                     /locus_tag="AB6_02577"
                     /gene="dctM_10"
     CDS             complement(47064..47849)
                     /gene="paaF"
                     /locus_tag="AB6_02576"
                     /EC_number="4.2.1.17"
                     /inference="ab initio prediction:Prodigal:002006"
                     /inference="similar to AA sequence:UniProtKB:P76082"
                     /codon_start=1
                     /transl_table=11
                     /product="2,3-dehydroadipyl-CoA hydratase"
                     /db_xref="COG:COG1024"
                     /translation="MSEAVLFEARDAVLIITINEPARRNVLSRLVYEPIEAALRDATAA
                     ESGVRAVVITGAGGFFSAGGDLRMLKSRREMTLPEREAQIEYLHRMIRAIRACPVPVIA
                     AVEGGAAGAGASLAFACDMIVAAEDAKFTLAYVKAGLVPDGGGSGFLTMNLPRQLATEM
                     CLTGRPVLAPRMYDVGVVNRVVVPGSALKQALELARDLVSGPPEAQAAIKALLSAPDTA
                     EFEAHLLRERREMGLALGRDEALEGIRAFVEKRKPDFTN"
     gene            complement(47064..47849)
                     /locus_tag="AB6_02576"
                     /gene="paaF"
     CDS             complement(47853..48911)
                     /gene="Acd"
                     /locus_tag="AB6_02575"
                     /EC_number="1.3.99.32"
                     /inference="ab initio prediction:Prodigal:002006"
                     /inference="similar to AA sequence:UniProtKB:C3UVB0"
                     /codon_start=1
                     /transl_table=11
                     /product="Glutaryl-CoA dehydrogenase"
                     /translation="MDFNLTEDRQMLSDTVRRYLADQYDFDTRYGVLDAAPFHSPAKWA
                     ELSELGLIGAFVPEQQGGFGGTGFDITTIFEELGRGLCPEPMLAALMSARAAADCGAAA
                     LVEELVTGGKRIALAVFEPDADSLALIRTSADKSGDHWVLNGRKSVVYGLPGADGVLVA
                     ARLDEGLGLFLVENPETVDYAMIDGGGAGELILDSATAICLSENAVDIIESALNAGRLA
                     LCAEAVGVMEVLVNMTVDYLKQRTQFGRPIASFQALQHRTVDMAIEMEQCRSITILAAS
                     KLGSDAEAKYIAMAKNLIGRAGTMIAEECIQLHGGIGMTWEYPGSHYAKRLMMIDHQLG
                     DHYAQLHRVMES"
     gene            complement(47853..48911)
                     /locus_tag="AB6_02575"
                     /gene="Acd"
     CDS             complement(48915..50102)
                     /locus_tag="AB6_02574"
                     /EC_number="1.3.99.-"
                     /inference="ab initio prediction:Prodigal:002006"
                     /inference="similar to AA sequence:UniProtKB:P95280"
                     /codon_start=1
                     /transl_table=11
                     /product="Putative acyl-CoA dehydrogenase FadE17"
                     /translation="MDLSFTPEEEAFRAEVRAFLSENLSPELVRKGRNSESLTKEEMEG
                     WHARLNARGWLAVTWPTEYGGPGWGAVERHIFDEECALANAPRIVPFGLNMLGPVLIKF
                     GTNKQRAEILPRILDGSDWWCQGYSEPGAGSDLASLKTRAVRDGGDYVINGQKTWTTLG
                     QHANKIFCLVRTSTEGKPQEGISFVLVDMDAPGVELRPIKLLEGGHEVNEVFFTDVRVP
                     VENLVGEENKGWTIAKYLLTHERTNIAGVGFSTRDLEKLKDLSQMLVRAGRPLAQDPLF
                     AAEMAEVEIDLEALRVTNLRMLSAAKEGAASGTQSSMLKIKGTVIRQRVLSLTRTALGA
                     AAAPFPVEDLPENAVTVPEDARRAAASYFNNRKLSIFGGSNEIQRNIIAKDLFGG"
     gene            complement(48915..50102)
                     /locus_tag="AB6_02574"
     CDS             complement(50105..52165)
                     /gene="fadJ_2"
                     /locus_tag="AB6_02573"
                     /inference="ab initio prediction:Prodigal:002006"
                     /inference="similar to AA sequence:UniProtKB:P77399"
                     /codon_start=1
                     /transl_table=11
                     /product="Fatty acid oxidation complex subunit alpha"
                     /db_xref="COG:COG1024"
                     /translation="MAAVETKLEGQVALVKIDNPPVNAAGIDVRIGLVNAVRELEEDVR
                     VKVIALYAAGRTFVAGADIREFGQPPKQPMLPEVCEILEASAKPIVCVLHGTTLGGGLE
                     IALSCEARVGIKGLKLGLPEVNLGLLPGAGGTQRLPRLVEGMTALTMITSGKPISAEAA
                     LEAGLLDDLQDGVPAEVALAAGRQVLDGALTPRVTAHLENRITTNDLDAFRAKTRGEVA
                     ERALKAAEASNLPLSDGLKEERRLFTEAMASNAHKGLKHAFFAERAVSHIPESKAEARD
                     LQTGGVIGGGTMGSGIATAMLLAGMPVTLIEMEEGRVAFARDTITKNLEGAVKRGKLNA
                     EQRDATLAKLTCTTDMSALADVDVVIEAVFESMDVKREVFGKLDHICKQGAILATNTSY
                     LDVNEIAASTNRPQDVIGLHFFSPAHVMRLLEVVVGKDTAPEIVATSFRLAKKLRKVAV
                     RSAVCDGFIGNRILAHYRKSSAYMQLDGAPFEKIDAALEDFGFAMGPFAVSDLAGQDIG
                     WATRKRQAEFRPDEERYVEIADRVCEQGWFGRKSGKGFYIYDGKNRSVNPAVAEFAQAE
                     REAKGITARSFTDAEIVDRYMAAMVSEAARVVEDKIALRPIDVDAVFLFGYGFPRHWGG
                     PLQYADITGLAVIVQRIEQYAQEDPYYWQVPALLRELVEAGKTFNDLNKEG"
     gene            complement(50105..52165)
                     /locus_tag="AB6_02573"
                     /gene="fadJ_2"
     CDS             complement(52181..52909)
                     /gene="tsaQ1"
                     /locus_tag="AB6_02572"
                     /inference="ab initio prediction:Prodigal:002006"
                     /inference="similar to AA sequence:UniProtKB:Q6XL52"
                     /codon_start=1
                     /transl_table=11
                     /product="HTH-type transcriptional regulator TsaQ1/TsaQ2"
                     /translation="MPDAERDRRFAATLAKGLRIMQAFKPDDASLGNRELARRTGMPPS
                     TVARMTFTLASMGFLEQLHPSEAYRLGPSVMALGYTARAGLSFLPMAENIMQQLADDTG
                     VLVALTMRNGDAVMLTRCWRPRNASSLWLSEGHRIPMEQSAAGRAILAVEPAQARETDQ
                     VRTDREQLESMGYVSSLGGWNRAVNACAVPFSPAPGAPPFAFLCGANTSELDREKLEQI
                     VGPKLRDTVQTLGRSLGICG"
     gene            complement(52181..52909)
                     /locus_tag="AB6_02572"
                     /gene="tsaQ1"
     CDS             complement(52915..54102)
                     /gene="pcaF"
                     /locus_tag="AB6_02571"
                     /EC_number="2.3.1.174"
                     /inference="ab initio prediction:Prodigal:002006"
                     /inference="similar to AA sequence:UniProtKB:Q43974"
                     /codon_start=1
                     /transl_table=11
                     /product="Beta-ketoadipyl-CoA thiolase"
                     /db_xref="COG:COG0183"
                     /translation="MLDAYIYDGLRSPFGRHGGALASVRPDDLAAQVLEALVQRSAFDA
                     AEIEDVILGNVCQSGEDSRNVARYSALLAGLPVEVGGQTVNRLCGSGMSAALDAARSVT
                     VGEAPLYVAGGVESMTRAPFTIAKSETPYARQTQIYDSAIGARFPNPRIAQMHGEYPMP
                     QTADNLAQDYQITREASDQFGYASQVRFETARARGFFDAEITPITIKGRKGATHEVTQD
                     EHPRPDVQLEKMASLRTIFPEGVTTAANASGVNDGAAMLMIGAKTDRAKPRARIVAGAI
                     AGVPPRIMGIGPALAIPKALDRAGLTMNDMDLIEINEAFAAQVLSCCKHLDLDPADSRL
                     NPNGGAIAVGHPLGASGARIILTAMRYLEETGGRYACLSMCIGVGQGIALILERV"
     gene            complement(52915..54102)
                     /locus_tag="AB6_02571"
                     /gene="pcaF"
     CDS             complement(54095..55600)
                     /gene="lcfB_2"
                     /locus_tag="AB6_02570"
                     /EC_number="6.2.1.3"
                     /inference="ab initio prediction:Prodigal:002006"
                     /inference="similar to AA sequence:UniProtKB:O07610"
                     /codon_start=1
                     /transl_table=11
                     /product="Long-chain-fatty-acid--CoA ligase"
                     /db_xref="COG:COG0318"
                     /translation="MHRIHHLIDGKDPATLAIIDHDETRLSYEELRGAVREAARMLRAH
                     GVRPGDRVVVLAENCATYAAVVLALSDLDAWIVPLNARATEQEVDTVIAHSGARCVICT
                     SDVSDAARAHAQRLGAVSSGQLSCGSLVISPLREETSEPVEAGAGQVAAILYTSGTSGA
                     PKGVMLTHDNLLFTANASKQRRQATAADQSLVVLPGTHIFGFSSIILTTFLAGGCLRFQ
                     PRFDPVQVIAGLHSGATMLSGVPQMFALILKHCKDNGIDRVDSGLRYLSSGGSPLDPSW
                     KRRVERIFGCPIHNGYGLTEGSPGIATTQPENPPQDDSVGPALPGIDVRLDNPGADGVG
                     ELLARGRNIMKGYYRNQEATAQAFTPDGFLRTGDLARIEEDGRIYIVGRCKEVIIHSGF
                     NVYPPEIEAALNAHPSVTQAAVVGRARDGNEDVLAFVTLRVPATVAELKAHLGETLVRY
                     KIPHHIVVTDALPEAATGKILKHKLVQAFAPELAQLDQEAKNA"
     gene            complement(54095..55600)
                     /locus_tag="AB6_02570"
                     /gene="lcfB_2"
     CDS             complement(55696..56874)
                     /gene="fadA_2"
                     /locus_tag="AB6_02569"
                     /EC_number="2.3.1.16"
                     /inference="ab initio prediction:Prodigal:002006"
                     /inference="similar to AA sequence:UniProtKB:O32177"
                     /codon_start=1
                     /transl_table=11
                     /product="3-ketoacyl-CoA thiolase"
                     /db_xref="COG:COG0183"
                     /translation="MKRAVLVSTARTGLAKSFRGGFNNTFGASLMGHSIQHAVDRAGVD
                     PALIEDAFIGCGFPEGTTGANIARQSVLRAGLPVTVGATTINRFCSSGLQAIAMAAHAV
                     VQDGVPAAIAGGVESITLRDQTPGPFDRDPWLLEHKPDVYLTMIETADIVAARYGVTRE
                     AQDELALESQKRTAAAQAAGKFDDEIVPMQAVQRVKDKETGEISEKAVTIDRDDCNRPN
                     TTLEGLAGLEPVRGADQFVTAGNASQLSDGSSACVVVDSGFAAREGLEPLGAFMGFAVA
                     GCEPDEMGIGPVFAVPRLLKRHGLKVDDIDLWELNEAFASQALYCRQTLGIDPEICNVN
                     GGSISIGHPFGMTGARMAGHLLIEGRRRGAKYAVATMCIGGGMGAAGLFEVF"
     gene            complement(55696..56874)
                     /locus_tag="AB6_02569"
                     /gene="fadA_2"
     CDS             complement(56949..57926)
                     /locus_tag="AB6_02568"
                     /EC_number="1.6.5.11"
                     /inference="ab initio prediction:Prodigal:002006"
                     /inference="similar to AA sequence:UniProtKB:Q9I4V0"
                     /codon_start=1
                     /transl_table=11
                     /product="NADH:quinone reductase"
                     /db_xref="COG:COG2070"
                     /translation="MKTRITELFGIQHPIMQGGMHYVGFAELAAAVSNAGGLGTITALT
                     QKTPKDLANEIARCKDMTDKPIAVNVTFLPTVNAPDYPAIIKTIIDGGVQIVETAGRNP
                     VQVMPYLKEAGIKVIHKCTSVRHSLKAQEIGCDAVSVDGFECGGHPGEDDIPNMILLPR
                     AADELEIPFVASGGQADGRSLVASLSMGADGINLGTRFIATKEAPVHQNVKDAIVAASE
                     LDTRLVMRPLRNTERVLTNTAVERVLETERAKGTELQFEDIMNEVAGVYPRVMQDGEMD
                     AGAWSCGMVAGLIHDIPTCQELIDRIMSDAHEIITDRLAAFSRD"
     gene            complement(56949..57926)
                     /locus_tag="AB6_02568"
     CDS             complement(58020..58949)
                     /gene="kdgK"
                     /locus_tag="AB6_02567"
                     /EC_number="2.7.1.45"
                     /inference="ab initio prediction:Prodigal:002006"
                     /inference="similar to AA sequence:UniProtKB:E0J5J4"
                     /codon_start=1
                     /transl_table=11
                     /product="2-dehydro-3-deoxygluconokinase"
                     /translation="MLAFGSRKALAIGEAMIEMADIGNETYRRGFAGDTFNTAWHMAQL
                     LGDAADVGFVTKVGMDSVSDAFVEQSQQDGLDVSGIGRSEARTMGLYMIELDGVERSFQ
                     YWRDTSAARLFADDLEWLEQAVTGSGLIHLSGITLAILSEPARETLFEALTKARAQGAI
                     VSFDPNVRPRLWRSADETRNVLARFNTLTDIALPSFDDESALWGDESPVQTVDRLRRAG
                     VVEIAVKNGAAALTAFCDDHLSEVPTQSVDGVRDTSGAGDAFNAGYLSARFKGCDQEKA
                     VHWGQRTAGEAIRHFGARIPKDRVPEID"
     gene            complement(58020..58949)
                     /locus_tag="AB6_02567"
                     /gene="kdgK"
     CDS             complement(58943..59086)
                     /locus_tag="AB6_02566"
                     /inference="ab initio prediction:Prodigal:002006"
                     /codon_start=1
                     /transl_table=11
                     /product="hypothetical protein"
                     /translation="MMNPHVSGGIAEYFLARSRIAKAFLLPDKICGARPPGGKPELEVA
                     QC"
     gene            complement(58943..59086)
                     /locus_tag="AB6_02566"
ORIGIN
        1 ccgcataaaa ttgggctccg tcacgctaaa ccgtgcggat taaaggcccc ccgcaatgtc
       61 gcgggggggt aacgtttcta agcgatcagg cgctcttgaa cttgttgacg aattcggtcc
      121 gggtttcagc gtaccacggt gcttcggccg gccatgggtt gaggttggcc aacgagtcgc
      181 ccggataggc ttcggcaaag ttcttcttgt aggtgtcgcc cgaatactga tcggcaccca
      241 gaaccggtga gttatagccg tgactgtcaa tcgccacacc agccggcttc gcctgataag
      301 cgaagtcgat gaaggcgtag atctggtcga tatttgccgc accggtcgga atcgacatac
      361 cgtcaaccca ggccatcgca ccttcgacag gagcttggta gtgcaccggc tcgcccgccg
      421 atttcagcgc cagcggcgga ccatcccagg tctggccgac aacaacacct tcgttcagca
      481 ggccgttttt ctgagtatcc gcgtcgttcc agatcagttt gatccggttc ttgcgttcga
      541 tgcaccagtc ggtgatctga ccccaaacct tgcgcatggt gtcctcgtca ccataagcgg
      601 cccagaccga gcccggctcc atctcacccg aacgttccat gtaaagacct gcgcccagca
      661 tcatcgaatg cgcgcggccc atggttttgc ccgcattctc ctcggaccaa acatcgccat
      721 aagacggcgc atcgccttcg ggcagccata gatcggtgcg ataggcaatg ccctcggtgc
      781 cccagatatg cggcagccag tgcacgcccg catcgccaaa gttccacgca tctgtgccaa
      841 tagcggccat cgccgggttc accagatcaa tcggtacctt gttcatgtcg aagggctgca
      901 gcaactcaag cggttcccac tgcaaggacc ggttgttggt gggcgagacg atgtcaaagc
      961 cttggccctt ggtcgccttc atcttgttga tgatctcttc gttcgacccg atgccggtat
     1021 agttaacctt gattccggtc agagtttcaa actcttgcag gaaactgggt ggcagataat
     1081 ccgaccacat cagaatgttg atctcacctg aagaggccag tgcgcttttg ctgtaaagag
     1141 gggccgccag agccgcggca cctgcgcttt tcagcaccgt ccgcctggac aggtttgtta
     1201 gtttagtcat tgttagatct cccgttgtaa atccgttttt ttgtttttgt ggatacaggt
     1261 tagacctttg cgatccagct gtcagtccaa aagtgacagt tggcagtttc cataagtcca
     1321 gtttgaattg acttggcgcc tttgcgaccg cgtaacaccg ctggtcgacg ggtcggaaga
     1381 tttaaccaac cggtgcgttc acaagctaaa aaacacgttc cattatccga ttaaggcacg
     1441 ttggaatacc tggcggcgtg gccgacaggt acaatcgaaa cgatcaacgc tgatgattaa
     1501 attggacttc accaattcgc agaaaagtca ggacttgctg cgcatagatt ttccgtcgtg
     1561 aaacaaatgc accttttcgg gacgggctga gacaccaaca gtttgtcccc gcatattgcg
     1621 ctggataccc tgcaacttgg caatcacaga ttcagccccg gtgcggtttt caaagtacag
     1681 cagtgtgact tcgcctagtg cctcggtgaa gtccaccacc ccttgaaagg ccgcgtccgc
     1741 gtcagctgga acaaaatctt ctggccggat gccgacattc acttgtttgc ccatgtcctc
     1801 cgcctgggtc gcgatagcgc tcgtgatcgt tccaccggcc tctagcgtga caactgtcgt
     1861 ttcgcccgtt tgtgtgatga taccgggcag caggttcatc gaaggcgagc cgatgaattg
     1921 cgcgacaaat tcgttatccg gcgtctcgta caattccagc ggagtcccaa cctgcgcgat
     1981 ccccttgttg gcaagaacca cgatgcgact ggccaaagtc atcgcctcga cctgatcatg
     2041 ggtcacatag atcatggtgc tgtcaggcat cgcctctttc aggcgcgcga tttcgatccg
     2101 ggtggcaact cgcaaggcgg cgtcgagatt cgagagcggt tcgtcaaaca gatagacctt
     2161 gggatcgcgg acaatggccc gcccaatggc aacccgctga cgttgtcccc ccgacagtgc
     2221 cttggggagc cgatccagaa atggttccaa ctgaaggata cgcgcggcgc gttcgacagc
     2281 ggcatccaca tccgccgcag gcattttggc gatcttgaga gcaaaggcca tattctcgcg
     2341 cacggtcatg tggggataaa gcgcatagct ttggaacacc atcgcaatgc cgcgctgcgc
     2401 cgggggcaca tcgttcatga cctgcccttc gatctcaagc gtcccgcccg agatcttctc
     2461 cagccctgca atcatacgta gcaaggtgga tttaccgcag cccgaaggac cgacgaaaac
     2521 gatcagctcg ccccggtcaa tgtccagatt gatgttcttc agaacatcca catgaccata
     2581 tgtcttggcc acatccgtaa gtttgagctc agacataacc taccccttgt cccgcgccag
     2641 cagacagaat tgcgcagcgt cgagggacaa agccccttcc ccttcgacgc tgcccaactc
     2701 ctccccgatt acgtaccagt tcccctctgg catagtgatt tgggtcgaat ccgagcccag
     2761 attgaaggca cagaacacct gttcagtcgg ggcgtcccgc aggaaagtca gaacagggcc
     2821 gttttgggtc atttgctcct gttctccgga catcagtgcc ggatgcgcat gtcgcagcgc
     2881 aatcgcgcgg cgatagtgat gcagcatcga gttcgggtcc tgctccaacc tgtctaccgc
     2941 gcgctcggct tgcagcgggc tgacgggcag ccaaggacga ccggcgctaa atcccgattg
     3001 ctcgtcctgc gcggcccaga ccatcggcgt gcggcatccg tcgcggcctt tgaattctgg
     3061 ccagaattcg atgccatagg gatcttgcag gtcttcgaac gccacatcgg cctcgggcag
     3121 gcccagttcc tcaccctgat acaggcaggc agagccgcga aggcacatca ttagaaccgc
     3181 gtgctgtcga acggcctcgt cgcttaatcc ccaacgtgtc gcgtgtcgct gaacgtcatg
     3241 gttcgagaag gcccagcaag gccacgcgtc accggccttg tcctctaact gatcgaaaac
     3301 ctgtttggcg taagacgcag tcaatgcgcg tttttccaga aactcgaagg cgtagcacat
     3361 gtgcatccgt ttatcgccgg aggtgtattc gcccatgatc tcaagcccgc gctgcgcgtc
     3421 gccgacctca cccagacaag cgcggccttc atattcgtct gtcaacgcac gcaaccgttc
     3481 gaggaaggcg atattctcag gctggctttt ggagaaaagg tgatcttgat ggttataggg
     3541 gttcaccatc ggcgcaatcg aggcgttgcg ctgatccatc ggcaggccgg ggttgtcgcg
     3601 cagctgcatg tcgtggaagt agaagttgat tgtatccagc cggaacccat cgacgcccaa
     3661 atccagccag aaccgggcca aatccagcaa ggcgtcctga accgccgaac aatggaaatt
     3721 caagtcgggc tgcgaagtca ggaagttgtg cagataatac tgcaatcgcc gcgagtccca
     3781 ctgccaggcc gagcctccga agatcgacaa ccagttgttt ggcggcgttc cgtccggttt
     3841 cgggtccgcc cagacatacc aatcggactt ttcgttttcg cggttggacc tgctctcact
     3901 gaaccacggg tgctgatccg aagtgtgcga cagcaccagg tcgatcatca ctttcagccc
     3961 aagcccatgc gcctgatcca aaagctcttt gaaatccgcc atcgttccga acatcgggtc
     4021 gacatcgcgg tagtcgctga catcatatcc aaagtccttc atcggagatt tgaagaacgg
     4081 cgatatccag atcgcatcga ccccaagcga ggcgatatag cccagacgct gagtaatccc
     4141 tttcaggtcg ccaattccgt cgccattgct gtcctgaaag ctgcggggat agatctgata
     4201 gatcacacca ccgcgccacc aatcggacgc tgcttgggtt gccttcgttg tgtccacagt
     4261 gttctgcacg ttcatcagaa gcctctattt gacggatccg gccaacaggc ctcgaaccag
     4321 atatttttgc attgcgaaga aaacgatcag cggcacggcg atcgatacga acgccgccgt
     4381 ggccagaatt tcccagttgc cgccccgcgt gcccagcagt tcgacgatct ggttggtcat
     4441 gacggtggtt tgaccagacg cgtcgatcaa aaagaccttg gcaaccagca gatcattcca
     4501 agtccacagg aactggaaga tcgcaaaaga agccagcgct gggaaactca gaggcaggat
     4561 cagtttggtg aagatctgga actcggtcgc cccgtcgacc cgcgcgtttt cgatcaggtc
     4621 tcggggaagg ccagccatgt agttgcgcag caggtagatt gccagcggca tgccgaaccc
     4681 ggtatgggcc atccaaaccc caaggtagcc tttcccgatc ccgatattga ggtggaattt
     4741 caaaagtggg atcagcgcca gttgcaacgg caccaccaac aatccaacta cggcagcaat
     4801 cagcagggcg cggccgggga aatccatcca cgccaacgca taggccgcaa aggcggccac
     4861 caagatcgga atgattgtcg caggaatggt cacagtcaga gtattgaaga acgcccgccc
     4921 catgctgtca gaagaatctt cggccaacaa aaccttgtgg taattggcca acgtgaactc
     4981 gggcggcaat tctgcggtca cgaacacacg cgcgccccgg ctgccggtaa attcttccga
     5041 attctccatc cggtagttgc cttgcgcgtc cacggtaatc gtaccccccc gacgcagctc
     5101 agcagtatca cccggaacaa acgcatccac ggcccgagag ctgacacccc attgagagat
     5161 cgtagccgtc gtgcccgcgt caaacaggtt gccttcgatc acgtaaaccc cgttttccag
     5221 aacctgtgtg tccggcgctg cagaccgcaa agtcagattc tgttcggacg ggaaaagcga
     5281 tttccaccag ccgcttgtgg caatctgatc ggccgtgcga aaagacgaga tcaacagccc
     5341 aagtgttggc accacccaaa gcacgaccag aaatatgacc gaggcatgga cgacccagcg
     5401 cagcgccggt ttggttccta caatatcgct catggcctca ctccatctct ttgcgcgcgt
     5461 tgcgcacgtt ccagatcagg atcggggtga ccagcagcat gatcaccatg gccgaggccg
     5521 accccacacc ccagtcattg gcgcggaaca gcttgtcata catgtagttg gccagaacct
     5581 gtgtctccca ctggccgttg gtcatggcaa agacgatgtc aaagaccttg agcacggtga
     5641 tcgtgatcgt ggtccatacg accagaattg tggtcttgat ctgcggcacc ttgatgcgga
     5701 agaaaatctg aaacgggttg gcgccgtcca gaatggcggc ctcgacggtt tcctcgggga
     5761 tgccacgcaa ggccgcggac aggatcacca tggcaaagcc ggtctgaatc caaatcagca
     5821 cgaccatcag gaagaaactg ttccagaacg ggatggtcag ccaagtttgc ggctcggtcc
     5881 cgccaaagaa gatataaagc gcgttcagca tcccgatctg atcctgttcg gccgggcgag
     5941 tgtcatagac cagcttccag atcaccgatg cacccacaaa agaaatcgcc atcggcatga
     6001 agatcagcga cttggcgata ttgccccaac gaatgcggtc ggtcagttgc gcaaccaaaa
     6061 gacccaaagc ggtggacatc gccggcacga tgatcaacca gaacatgttg ttgcgcatgg
     6121 cttcccagaa cttgggctca ttcgccatct ggatgtagtt ttccaggccc acccattcat
     6181 agcccccacc gggtacccga tccgtaaggg acaagcgcag cgtttcgacc accggatagg
     6241 ccagatacag acccaacgcc gccaacgccg ggaacagaaa caaccacgga cggatcatgt
     6301 tggcgcggtt gatattgcgc cctgcattcg ggccgcgcgc cgggaacagc actttgtcca
     6361 gaaactggtt ggagaggtag aaatagccca cacaccctga cacgccgatg gcgatggtca
     6421 gcaggccctg taatgccgga tgcatgccgc gtctcccttg cgacggtggc gggcaacccg
     6481 aactggcggg ttgcccgatc aggaacgctt agtccagcgc gtcccaggag gattggattt
     6541 cgttggcaac ctcttccgcc gaggccccgc ccgcatagtc gaccatgccg gtccagaacg
     6601 tccctgcgcc aacaccgccg ggcatcaggt cagacccgtc aaaccggaaa gtggttgctc
     6661 ccagaaggat gtcgttcatc ttcttcaacg tcgggtccga gaacagcgag gtatcaacgc
     6721 ccttatgcgg tgtcaggaag ccggttagct gcatccaggt ctcgtgcgct tcgggtgtct
     6781 gcagatactc gatcaaagca tgagcgccgg ggctgtcatt ggtgatcgcc caaagtgtgc
     6841 ccgcacccag aaccgggctg cccaagtctt tgctttcata ggccgggaaa tagaagaaat
     6901 ccgcatcctc acccacgacc gtgccttcgg ggaagaaagc cggaatgaac gaggcctgac
     6961 ggtgcagata gcattgcggc ggagagctga acatgccttt gggactgtcg cggaaatcgg
     7021 tcgtggccac ggcccctgcc ccaccagcga catagtcgtc gttgcgggcg aaggctccga
     7081 attcttcgat ggccgcgatg acctttgggt cattgaattt catttcattt gcgacccagg
     7141 cgtcataatc cgcgggcgat tgcgtgcgca gcatcatgtc ctcgacccag tcggtcgcgg
     7201 gccagccggt cgctccgcca gaccccagac cgatacacca aggcgtctcg ccatccgcga
     7261 cgatctggtc cgtcagagct ttgagttcct ccatcgtggt cggcacttcg tacccggcgt
     7321 cctcgaagtt ctcgggaaca taccagacca gtgatttcac atcgaccttg tagaaaaacc
     7381 cgtaaaggtt atcagccccg tccgggcctg catatgtccc cagatcgacc caggattgac
     7441 ccgcagcgta attgtcgcga atccaatcgg atgtgccatc tgccaaaggc gtcagaaagc
     7501 cggatttggc catatccgcc gccagaccgg gctgcgggaa caccgcaacg ttaggggcag
     7561 atcctgcttc cgcgtcgatg cggatctgct gttcgaaact atccgagccg acataggcgt
     7621 actcatgccc ggtcgcggca gcaaagccgt ccagcacctt ttcgacattt tcctgatccg
     7681 gtcccaacca ggggccaaac accgtgacct tgtcggcatg cgccgcgccc gccatcaggg
     7741 cgaacgttgc cgcgcctgcg taaagcgagt gtttcatgaa ttctcctccc aactctgttg
     7801 cgcccatggg actcagtttt caaagcgctt tgaatgacgg gttttatccg ctaacattca
     7861 agttctgtca atattaggtt tgaaattcgc ctaaaaatta ataaaacaca cggtgagtag
     7921 aaacaggttg acccaatagg aaaacccact cacaacagtt ttgccaccaa tttgaaggcg
     7981 ctttgaagcg aaatgaacct aaagcagctc tcagaaatcc tcggtctttc gcaaacaacg
     8041 gtcagtcgcg cgctgaacgg ataccccgag gtgaacgagg ccacgcgaga gcgggttcag
     8101 gctgcggcga ccaaacacgg ctatcgcccg aacagccgcg ctaagggact ggccacgggg
     8161 cgttctatgg tgatcgggca cgtgatcccc agttcctcgc aacatgaaat ggtcaacccg
     8221 atcttcgggg attttgtcgc cggggccgct cgaacctatg gcgcgcatgg ctatgacatg
     8281 atgttcacca atgccgacga tacctcgatc gaacgcacct atcgggacct cttccaacgc
     8341 ggcgcagtcg atggggtcgt tctgcaaggc cccaaggtca acgaacaccg gatcgaggtt
     8401 ttgacccgca tggcggttcc gttcatcgta catggccgct cgaccggaat cgaggtgccg
     8461 tatgactggg tcgatgtgaa caacaaaagc tcattcctga gggcaacccg gtttctgatt
     8521 gatctggggc acaaacgtat cgcgctgatc aatgggttag aggatatgga cttcgcccaa
     8581 cgtcgccgcg aaggatatct gcaggctctg caagaagcca atcttacgcc cgaacgcgcc
     8641 ctgatgcgca gcgccgagat gaccgaggtt tacggccatc acgaagcccg cgacatgctg
     8701 cagctggaca acccccctac ggccatattg gtctcgtcaa tgatatctgc catcggggtg
     8761 cgacgcgctt tgaatgaggc tgggctgaaa atggggcgcg atgtatcggt tatcgcccat
     8821 gatgacgacc tgtcctatct caagaatgga caagacgtgc cgatctttac agcaacgcga
     8881 tcctcggtcc ggcaggctgg ggaaatcgcc gccgaaatgt tgatcgaccg gatcaaatca
     8941 ccggacgacc cggttaaaac tagattgctg gaggccgaac tggtagttgg cggctcgacc
     9001 ggccccgctc ctgacaggtt ctgaacatga aatatacccg cgctgatttc cccaaagatt
     9061 tcctctttgg tgtcgcaacc tctgcctatc agatcgaagg ccacgcgcag ggtggcgcag
     9121 gtcagaccca ttgggacacc tttgcccgca cgcccggcaa tgtggtgcgg ggcgaaaacg
     9181 gagatctcgc ttgcgatcac ctcaaccgtt tcgatcagga ctttgatctg gtgcgcgatg
     9241 ccgggtttga ttgctatcgc ttttcaacca gctgggcccg ggttctgccc gaaggacgag
     9301 gggccgtgaa ccaagccggg ttggactatt acgaccgact ggccgatgcg ctgctggaac
     9361 gcggcattcg cccctgtgcg acgctttacc attgggaact gccctcgccg ctggcggatt
     9421 tgggcgggtg gcgcaaccgg gatattgccg gatggttcgc cgatttcacc gagatcatta
     9481 tgggccgcat cggcgacagg atgttcagtg ttgcccccat caacgaaccc tggtgcgtca
     9541 gttggttgag ccatttcgac ggccaccacg cccccggcct gcgcgatatc cgcgcgacgg
     9601 ctcgcgcgat gcatcatgtt ctgctggcgc atggccgcgc gatcgaggcg atgcgtggtc
     9661 tgggcatgtc caacttggga gcggtgttca atctggaatg ggccgaaccc gccgatgaca
     9721 gcgccgaggc gcgcaaagcc gctgacttgt atgacggtat ctacaaccgg ttctttctgg
     9781 gcggtgtgtt caacaaagcc tatccgcaaa atgttctgga cgggttggaa ccttatctgc
     9841 ccgctggctg gcaggatgat ttcgacacga tcggcgcgcc cgtggactgg tgcgggctga
     9901 actactacac ccgcaaactg atcgcgcccg ccgacaccgc ctggcccggc ctgcaagagg
     9961 tccctggccc cctgcccaaa acgcaaatgg ggtgggagat tgagccttcc gccctgacac
    10021 gtttcctgac ccgggccgct cgtgaatata ccggcgatct gccgatctat gtgaccgaaa
    10081 atggcatggc cagctctgag cgccagcaag atgaggaccg gatcgactac ctcaaccagc
    10141 attgggccgc tgtgaaagac gcgttggatc aggatgtgcc cgtcaaaggc tattttatct
    10201 ggtcgctgct ggacaactac gaatgggccc ttggctacga gaagcgcttt ggtctggttg
    10261 atgtggattt cgatacgatg gggcggacac ccaaggcgtc ctttgaggcg gtgaaaactg
    10321 ccctcgccgg tgcacaagtc tctgtccccc tggcacaacc cgccggagcc atgcatgaac
    10381 actggaatct ggtggctgat atcggcggga ccaacacccg tttgggggtt atctcaaacg
    10441 ggagactaac cgatctgcgc aaatatccga cgggtcaact gccgcaactg ctcgaggcgt
    10501 ttcacagcct gcgcgacgag attggcaccg acccccgcgc ggttgtcgcc gccggggcgg
    10561 gcccggtgcg agatggtacg atccgactga ccaacgcgca gcttgatttg tccgaggacg
    10621 acatcggtcg tgcgaccggc gcgcagcata ccttcgtgat caatgacttc accgcagcgg
    10681 cgtggtctgt ggccgaaatc ggtgccggtg acgtcgaagt gttgcagggt gcggaaaccc
    10741 caccggtcgg cacccgcttg gtcgttgggc cgggcaccgg gcttggggtt gggtcgttgc
    10801 tttattccga ggggcactat catactgcat ccggcgaagg cggccatgta ggcctgtccc
    10861 cgcgccacgc tgacgaggtt gaaatatttc gcgccgcccg cgaggtcgcg accgagtgtt
    10921 tctttgacga ctcgctgacc cttgaggccg agatgttcct gagcggcacc ggtctgccca
    10981 tcctctacca agccatccaa ctcgcagccg gtcaaaccaa cgcggaaacc cgtcccgcaa
    11041 aggatatcct gcaagacgcg ctggcccaaa ccgaccctca tgcggtacgc gcggcccata
    11101 tgttcaccac tcatctgggg gctgtcatgg gcgatatggc tgtgaccatg atgccagcgg
    11161 gcggtgtttt tctggtgggc ggcgtggccg aaaagaaccg ttggctgttc aaggacacct
    11221 tccgcgacgc tttcaacgcc gggggtcggt tcagtgagct acgccggtcg atgaacctct
    11281 atgtctcgga acaggatgaa tttggcattg ttggcgctaa caatttctgc aaaagtgccc
    11341 tcgcgcgtcg gatggcctga cgcggccaaa ctggaaaggt cccggcatga tcctgtgctg
    11401 cggtgaagcg ctgatcgaca tgatccccac cccaaccacc gacggggcac agggctttgt
    11461 cccccattca ggcggagcga tcttcaacac cgccatagcg cttggtcgtc tgggcgcgtc
    11521 ggttgggatg ctgactggct tgtccagcga catgtttggg gcacaactgt ccggcgcgct
    11581 gacagacagc catgtggatc agtctcatgt catccgctct gaccgtccct cgacactggc
    11641 ctttgtgcag ttgaaggacg gacaggccag ctacagcttt ctagatgaaa actcggccgg
    11701 acggatgctg cggcccgagg atatgcccgc gcagttgccc ggcaccacag cgctctattt
    11761 cggcggcatc agcctggcct gcgaaccttg tgcggatgcg tatgcggcct tattagacca
    11821 acatgccgac gcgtgcgctg tgatgctcga ccccaatatc cgccctggct ttatcgcgga
    11881 tgagacccgg taccgcaccc gcctgaaccg catgatcgaa caggccgaca tcttaaaagt
    11941 atctgacgaa gacctgaatt ggatcgtccc cggacctgaa tccctggccg agaaagtccc
    12001 tgccttgctg gaagccggac cgtctgttgt cattgtcacc aagggcagcg agggcgcctc
    12061 tgcatatcta cacgacgggt ccgaaacctc ggtgccggtc aaacaggtgc aggtggtcga
    12121 cacagtcgga gcgggcgaca cgttcaatgc gggcgttctg gcccagcttg acgcggacgg
    12181 cttgttgacc aaatccggtc tacgctcggt ggacgtcagt gccatccgat ccgctctaag
    12241 caaaggggcc gaggttgccg ccgtcaccgt atcccgcgcc ggggcgaatc cgccctgggc
    12301 acacgaactc tgaccacgaa ggccaaaccg atgaaacgtt ccgaaatcaa cgagatcaaa
    12361 tccgcagccg aggcgttcat tcattccttt ggcgcggttc tgcctccttt cgcaacatgg
    12421 tcgcctgaac agatgcgcag cgctcgggcc gagggcattc gcgcgcgggg attgggctgg
    12481 gatatcaccg attacggtca gggccgattt gatgagcttg gattgttctt gtttacactg
    12541 cgcaacggcg atgtcactga cctgagcaat gggcgcggta tgctttatgc ggaaaaactg
    12601 ctggtctcgc gggacaaaca actctcaccc atgcaccgcc atatcgtgaa ggccgaagac
    12661 atcatcaacc ggggcggcgg tgatctggtg atggagatct atgcctcgga cacggatggc
    12721 ggcatcgacc gcgacaaccc ggtcattgtg ccaagcgaca actgcccggt cacaatccaa
    12781 cccggtgaac tgttgcgcct gaagcccggt gaaagcgtga cattgatgcc gggtatctgg
    12841 catgcctttt gggcggagaa aggcgattgc ctgataggcg aagtctcaac cgtcaacgat
    12901 gaccgaaccg acaatgtgtt cgaggaccca attccgcgct ttgccacgat cgaggaagat
    12961 gccgcgcccg atttcttgct ggtggccgat tactgaaaat ctcaatgcgt gccgcggggc
    13021 acgaagtgag gtttaatcag aattgtttcg ctggctttca aagggttctt cagccgtttc
    13081 tccaaaagtt ggatgacgtg ctcgacagct tcgtcgatcg gattgcaaac cgttgacaga
    13141 tcgaatgttg gccagccagc catctcgata tcatcgaacc ccacaactga cagggtttct
    13201 ggaactgata ttcccaagtc tcgggccgct gtcaaagccc caatcgcggt tgcatcattg
    13261 gcacaaatca atgcatccag cgaatgcgtg gtcagcaggc gggtggccgc cctgtggcca
    13321 gcgtcgacag tgaagtcgcc gtcggtttcg gcaacaagcg aaagcccagc ctcagccaaa
    13381 ctgtccagta ccccagcccg gcgaccgcta gaagaggaga aagcctcggg gccaccgata
    13441 tagccaaatt tctttcttcc cttttcgatc agaacccgag tggcaatccg ggtgccctcg
    13501 gcgtttcgac aacaaacatt gtcaacaccc tgggcctcga cgacgcgccc agcggaaatc
    13561 attggaaccc cgatcttgct gcattgcgtg acgacttcgg cctgcatact tccaccacgc
    13621 aggatcaacg cgtccaacgg gtagcgcaag acttgctgaa ttgccttttc cgcagactga
    13681 tcgccgccgt cgatcaggat cggccatttg ttcagcgcgt tcaattgccc aaccaaagcc
    13741 attacgaact cggtatcata agcactgcgc atatttccga caaaaacagc gacaagatgc
    13801 gagcggccat ctttcagccc tgccgccagc gcattgggct gataccccat ctgcgccgcg
    13861 acctcatgta tttttttccg cttatccgca tccagatagg cgccaggtgt gaacgcgcgt
    13921 gacacagacg accgcgatac acctgccgct tcggccacaa tctgggcagt cacccgccgg
    13981 ggtcgcgggg tgttatattc attgtcactg ctcacgcact agctgtcctc tgtttctgaa
    14041 taatttgtca ataatgcaaa aaatctttca ccgaactgtc acatgcaaag cgtatgtgac
    14101 cacgtgtgca caagatgtgc atcacgaatg ggattcgccc tatctgtgca gatttttgac
    14161 gctgcctggg gcttcggccc cgcaacctgg tgcgctgacc aaaaccttgg tccgcggcca
    14221 aaccggagag agacatgacc aagctgacct tcagcgctac cgccgccgcg ctcgccttta
    14281 ctgcgaccgc aacttttgcc gaaaccgaga tcacatggtg gcacgcaatg ggcggccaac
    14341 tgggtgaaac cgtcaacaag attgccgaag atttcaacgc ctcgcaggac gattacaaga
    14401 tcactccggt ctacaagggc agctatgagg aaacactgac cgcaggtatc gccgccttcc
    14461 gtgcgggcga gcagcccaac gtcatgcagg tcttcgacgc cggtgccgcc accgtgatcg
    14521 gagccaaggg agcaactatc cccgttcagg atctgctggc cgataatggc gtgaatttcg
    14581 acatcaacga ctacatcgcc ggtgtgcggt atttctatgc cgacagcgac ggcaagatga
    14641 tcggcatgcc cttcaactcg tctacgccaa tcctgtattt caacgtggac gcgctggaag
    14701 ctgcaggtgt cactccgccg aaaacctggg aagagttcca gacaaccact gctcctgcgc
    14761 tgaaagacgc gggctacatc gcgctcagcc agtcgcacct gccctggatt ttcaccgaaa
    14821 acttcatgtc gcgccacaac ctgccgtttg ccaccaacaa caatggctat gacggcatcg
    14881 acacgcagat cctggtgaac aatgacgcca tcaaggccca cttcaccgcc gtgaccgatt
    14941 ggaaagacga aggtctgttc gaatggtatg gtaccggctg gggcgacaac gccaagccgt
    15001 tcgaagaagg caaagtcgcc atgtggctgg gttcgtcggg ctcttttggt ggcctcctgc
    15061 aaaaagacct gccgttcgaa ttcagtgcga ccgagctgcc ctattgggaa gccgtgaccg
    15121 ccgagcctac ccaaaccttc atcggtggcg ccgctttgtt cgcaatgtcc ggcaaatcgg
    15181 acgacgagaa caaggccacg gctgagttct tccgcttcct gaccgcgcct gaaacccagt
    15241 acttctggca ccaggaaacc ggatacgtac cgatcaccga agccgcatat gaggttgcca
    15301 agaaagacgg ccattatgac cgcttcccgg ccgccgaagt tggtgtgaac cagttgcagg
    15361 ctaaggcggg cgacaacacc aagggctacc gcatgggctt ttacgtccag atccgcgaca
    15421 tcatgaaccg cgaatatgga cgtatcctga ctggtgaaac cgacgtcgag accgccttca
    15481 agacaatcga aaaagaagcc aacgaactgc tggcacgctt tggtaagacc cagggttaat
    15541 ccccgttatc accccctgga tggtcgtgcc tccgggtgcg accatcgctc attattcgca
    15601 cggaaccatt catgaaacgc gcgggctttg acacgatctg gcttcctgtg gcgctgctga
    15661 tgccgcaact gctgatcatt gccatcttct tctactggcc tgcgggctgg gctttgcaat
    15721 cctcgttcta cttgcaggac ccgtttgggt tcggctcgac ctttgtaggg ggggaaaact
    15781 atacctcgct gctgggcaat gatcagtaca agcgcgtggc agggttcacg atcctttatt
    15841 cggtgcttgt gacgttcttt tcgctcgcca tcgcgctgct gctagcggtc aaggcggaca
    15901 aggtaatccg aggggcaaag acctatcgca cgctgctgat gtgggtctat gccatcgcac
    15961 cacctgtggc cgggtttctg ggcatcctat tctttgatca aagcactggg ccgctgacca
    16021 agtttttcca aatgttcggc tgggatttca aactgggcgt ggactataac gccacggcca
    16081 ccgctatggt catcgtggcc gtgtggaagc agatcccggt caatttcatc tttttcctct
    16141 cgggcctgca atccattccg cgatccgtgc gcgaggcggc gatgatcgac aaccgctcgg
    16201 ccaccggacg gttctggcag gtgactttcc cgctgctggc ccccaccgcg ttcttcctgc
    16261 taatcatcaa catcacctac gcgctgttcg acacctttgg cgtgatcgac gcgctgatga
    16321 agggtgagcc gggcaacaac ccgatgacgc tggtctacaa ggtctatctg gacgggttcc
    16381 ggggcaatga ccttggcggc tcatccgcgc aatcggtgat cctgatggtg ctggtgctga
    16441 tcctgaccgt gtttcagttc cgcctggtgg aacgccggat tcactatacg taagggcttt
    16501 ggacatggct gagacaacac tcgaaactcc cgttgaaacc catcgtcccc gccgcatcaa
    16561 atggggcgcg atcggcgatc acaccgtcct gatcctaggc gctttgctga tgatgatacc
    16621 accgctgctg gcgctgacca cggccagcca tgacgctgtg acgatccacc gcgaggggtt
    16681 gcagctgacg ctgggcgaca aactgggcaa gaacttccat gccgccatgt tcgaaaaggg
    16741 tgggttcacc cagacggtgg atggcacgct gatgctgatg aattccttca tccttggcat
    16801 cggctttgcg gtgggcaaga ttatcatctc gatgatggcg gcctatgcca tcgtctattt
    16861 tcgcctgcgc tttgccacgc tggccttctg ggtgatcttc accaccctgt tgctgccgct
    16921 ggaggtgcgc atcctgccct catacgaggc gatccagaaa ctgggcctga caaacaccta
    16981 taccggtctg atcgtaccgc tgatcgcatc cgcaaccggc acgttctttt tccgtcagtt
    17041 cttcatgtcc gtccctgagg agctggccga ggccgccagg attgacggcg caggcccatg
    17101 gaagttcttt gtcgatatcc ttgtaccgct tagccggacg atgatcgctg cgatcttcat
    17161 catcatgttt gtctttggct ggaaccaata tctgtggccg acactgatca cgacggatga
    17221 gagctttttc accctggtcc ggggcatcaa acagatcgtg ctgtcctaca cagatagtca
    17281 gatcccagaa cacgggcagg cattggcgct ggccattgtc gcgatgatcc cacccgtggc
    17341 gatcgtcgtc tttttccaaa actggttcgt taagggcctt acagaatccg acaaataagg
    17401 aatacgcgca tggctcaggt ttcattagag ggcatccgca aggtctatcc caacggcttt
    17461 caggcggttc agaccaccag cttcaccatt caggacggcg agtttgtcgt gctggtcggc
    17521 ccctcgggct gtggcaaatc caccctgctg cggatgatcg cggggttgga ggagatcacc
    17581 gaaggtacac tgaagatcgg cgaccgggtg gtcaatgacg tggatccggc ggaccgggac
    17641 atcgcgatgg tgttccagaa ctatgcgctc tacccgcata tgaccgtccg aaaaaatatc
    17701 ggctatggcc tcaagaatcg cggcaacccg gcctccgaga tcgcggccaa ggtcgaagac
    17761 gccgccaaga tgctgaacct gaccgaatat ctggaccgca aaccagcgca gctgtcgggt
    17821 ggtcaacgtc agcgcgtcgc catgggccgc gccgtagtgc gtgatccggc gctgttcttg
    17881 tttgatgaac cgttgtcgaa cctcgacgcc aagctgcgca accagatgcg gatcgagatt
    17941 aaggccctgc aacgccgcct tggcaccaca gccgtctacg tgacccatga tcaggtcgag
    18001 gcgatgacga tggccgaccg gatcatcgtc ctgaatgctg gccggatcga acagatcggc
    18061 acgccgtcgg aaatctacca caacccagcc tcgacctttg tggcctcatt catgggggca
    18121 ccgccgatga acctgatccg agctcaggtc gagcaaggag aagtgcgcat caatggctat
    18181 gacggtctga tgccagcacc tgcttcgcaa aacgggccgg tgactttggg cattcgcccc
    18241 gaggatgtgg tactggacga tcacggcaac atcccgttcc gtgtagacat tctggaagag
    18301 ctcggcgccc atcgcctgtt gcatggcgtg gtgggggaac aacctttttc ggtgatgatc
    18361 ggcaaggatg atgcagcctc caccgggact gcgacattga atttgaagcc cgaggccctg
    18421 cggctgtttg atcctgaaac ggggcgcaaa ctgtgacggg gcaaacgttt gagacattgc
    18481 ccgccgtgac gctggaacag cgtaacgcga tcttggctgc gccgcgcacg gctgaagcgc
    18541 atcgcgattt gctgtccagc ctgcctgcca tgaatgccgt gcaagttgga ggccgtgcta
    18601 cgtccagtca tttgcaaagc gatttcacag tggctgcctg gaatgtggaa cggtgtcttt
    18661 tccccgaaga atccgccgca caacttggca aggtcagccc cgatatcgtc ttgttgtccg
    18721 aggccgatca cggcatggcc cgcactgcac agcggcatac cactgaagtg atggccgacg
    18781 cgcttggcat gacctacgcc ttcggtgtcg agtttcacga acttgatctc ggcggcgcga
    18841 ccgagcgggg cttttgcaca gatgacttca acagtcttgg ctggcatggg aacgcaatcc
    18901 tgtcctcggt gccgtttgaa cgcacggcga tgatacggct ggacgatcac ggccattggt
    18961 ttgcctcgga cactggcgcg acggacccgg atcaaccgcg ggtcggcggt cgcaatgcca
    19021 tcgccgccat tatcccggcc acgcagggtt cgctttgcgt tgtgtccact catctggaaa
    19081 gcaacgcaga tgcagcgcac cgccatcaac agttccaacg gttgttagat gaaatcgacg
    19141 cgtttgcgcc cggactgccc gttctgatcg gtggggacct gaacaccggc aaccatctgc
    19201 cccccgattt tgactggcga cgtgaaacct tgtttgggtt ggccgaacgc gaaggctact
    19261 catggtcttt caccgcagaa ggtcctacaa cccgacccag cctgatcact ccgcatcctg
    19321 agcgggtcat gaaactggat tggctggccg gacggggtct gaagtgtcta gacaaaggca
    19381 ttctgacttc aatctcggat gaaggtacgc cgctttcgga tcatgattgc gtctggtgtt
    19441 gcacaggcta agcactggcc cgctcaacta tctggataag tcccttttac cgaaacagaa
    19501 aaaccgtcta acatgcggtt catcgcggta gagggacgca accatggtaa caaaagcaga
    19561 attggaagca gaggtcgccg aactgcgccg ccagttggcc gaacacgcca accccgagcc
    19621 acccaagacc ccggaaccag ccgatgcatt cgtcgacaac ctcggccatt ggactgccca
    19681 aattgatgaa gttctgacag aattcgagga tttgccgcat aaaaagccca tcctattcgc
    19741 ccttggcgtc tttgcgcttg ggtacatgat cggtcgatcc cggtaggagc ctgacatgag
    19801 ccgcatttcc cgaaatatct cgatcatttt gcgcgctgaa cggctgattg cacagcgtca
    19861 agtcgcagtt gccgcaaagc gcacaggcat ctatgccgca gcaggtcttg ccgtgggtct
    19921 tgccgccgtg atgctgaacg tggccgggtt tttctggctg tcagagactc tgtcaacgac
    19981 ctcggccgcg ctgattgtgg ccgggattga tctggtagtg gccgttctgc ttgcggtagt
    20041 tgcgaattcc atgacggcac agacagacac gtcggatgcc gtcgaactgc gcgacatggc
    20101 tttgcaagat attgaaaccg aaatccgaga aaacttcgcg gatgcgcgca acgccgtaac
    20161 cggcattagg cgcgatccgc ttggcacgct gactcctgaa attgtcagtg cacttcttgg
    20221 ggtcctgctg aaatacgcca agacccgtaa aaagccgcag gactaggtca ctccattagg
    20281 ttcgcagccg cgcgggcgat caccatttcc tcattcgtcg gaatcgacag aatccgcacg
    20341 cggctgaaat cagttgaaag aaccgtgccg ccatcggcat tccgggcgtg atccatctcg
    20401 atcccgatcc agcgcatgcc gtcacacacc atctgccgga ttgcggccga gttctcgcca
    20461 acaccacccg taaagaccag cgcgtcgatc ccttccagtg cggctgacaa tgcgcccaat
    20521 tcgcggcgta tgcggaagac gtaatagtca atggccttac gcgcctcgga cgtgtcagcg
    20581 gacagaaggg tgcgcatgtc cgacgatatc cccgacagac ccagcagacc ggatttgcga
    20641 tacagaatct cggcaatctc atccgccgac aggccttcct gctgcatcat gtaaagcaca
    20701 acaccagggt caagctgccc gctgcgcgtt cccattggca acccgtctag cgccgagaac
    20761 cccatggtcg aggccaccgc ccgaccaccc gaaaccgcac acatcgaggc cccgttaccc
    20821 agatgcgcaa taaccacgcg cccgttgtac aagcccggcg cgatctcttt cagcttttgc
    20881 gttatgtagt cgtagctgag cccgtgaaac ccgtaccgtc gtacgccttt gttatagtag
    20941 ctctgcggca gggcgaaggt gtcgttgacc caagggtgcg tccgatggaa cgccgtgtca
    21001 aagcaggcga tctgcgctgt atccgggaag gccgcgctgg ctgcgcgtat ccctgcaaga
    21061 ctatagggct gatgcagcgg cgcgaaaggt atgaacccag acaacgtctc gacaaccgag
    21121 gcgtcaatgc gcaccggctc ggaataaaca gtacccccgt ggacgatgcg gtgcccgatg
    21181 gcacgtacat ggatgtccgg caggtattcc cgcgccattt ccagaaaggc gtggatcgcc
    21241 tcgtcatggc ttttggtgtt ggtcaaagga cggtcgatcg agcgtcctcc agcggattgg
    21301 gccagcaaac gtggtgcgtc gcccaaacgt tcgatctggc cacgccagcg catactgggg
    21361 cgattgccct caaccagctc ataaagcgcg aatttcaggg aagaagaccc ggcgttcagc
    21421 gccacaacat gatcagccat ggattttacc cttgtttgca tgcgcatgaa gcgcggctac
    21481 agcacaggat gccaatcgcg aggcatcatc atcggatcgt gatgtcaaaa tgatcggaac
    21541 ggccgcaccg atcacgaccc ctgccgcctc ggcatgagag atgaaggtca actgttttgc
    21601 caccatattc ccggcctcaa tattaggcgc gaccagaata tcggcagcac cagcaacctc
    21661 tgacgtgatc cctttggtac gggcggcgtt cagatcaacc gcattgtcca tcgccagcgg
    21721 cccatcgacc aacccgccgg tgatctgacc gcgctccgcc attttcgaca gcaaggccgc
    21781 atcgaccgat gacggcatat gcgggttgat cgtctcaacc gccgacaaca cgccgacctt
    21841 gggctgttcg attcccaaag aatgtgccag gtgaatcgcg ttttgcacga tatccgcctt
    21901 ggtttccaaa tcaggcgcaa tattcaccgc cgcatccgtc accatgatcg ggcgcgacat
    21961 gcccggaaca tccattacga acacatgtga cagtcgccgc ccagtgcgca gccctttttc
    22021 acgacgcaaa accgcgtgca gcaactcatc cgtatgcaga taccccttca tcagggtctg
    22081 cgcgcgtcct tcgactacaa gatccacggc acggtgcgcg gcgatgccgt ggctgcgggc
    22141 ctcgacaatt tcgatgcccg acaagtcggc caccagctct gcggcagcag cggcgatttt
    22201 atcggggtcc ccgacgagga tcggcgaaat aatatgattg gcatgcccca gcaacgcgcc
    22261 gctcagagag ttgggctctt ctggcgcaac aacggcggtt ggcatcggct ctagtgggcg
    22321 cgcttttgcc aacagcgcgt cgaaatggcg gtgccgctgc acgatcaggc cagggacctc
    22381 gaccgagtcg aactccatat gcgtcgaagg cggtgtgacc tgaacggtgc cgctgagaac
    22441 cagtgcattg tcaacgaccc gtcgcacttc ggctgagcag agcagatcac catcgtcgcg
    22501 cttttcctca acagcgacaa aggcagtcag ttcttcacca gcaagcaccg ggaggtggaa
    22561 ggccaaatcc gcgcgccgag tctgcgttcc ggcgccgggc atgtagtttc ccagcacggc
    22621 tgcgaccaga ccggcgggcc acagcgcggg tgcgacggct tcggcaaggc cgtcgccatc
    22681 cccgtcatag gctgccagat gcagcggatt gtgatcgccc gaggccgagg caaaagcata
    22741 aaggtcgtca accgtgcaca agcgggttag ttgtgccgtg tcgccaacct tgagctgctc
    22801 gaaggttttg ttttcctgga ttttcatagc gtgccaactt tggtttttcg gacgtcttac
    22861 cgacttgggt cgcgggttta attgatgcag gtcagttcgg ggtcacaata gtacgtccag
    22921 cacccttgag cccacaaaac ggtgcctcgg ctttcagatt ttgctgcgtc gcagcataac
    22981 tgattgccca ctgagcagca atatcctttg cgctgtcttc accggaacgt tgcggaatcc
    23041 gtattgaccc atgctctgat ctgaggcagt gacgctacga tggttcccga tgctgcacgc
    23101 gcgggatgaa aagggaatac ggtaaggtgc agaccaaatc cgtaactgcc cccgcaactg
    23161 taggcggtga gcgacgccaa tttcccactg gccggatcag gtcgggaagg gtggccaagc
    23221 acagacccgc gagtcaggag acctgccatc tcaaacgcaa ccaaaccggg gcggggtgtc
    23281 ctggaaagag gctcaatgtc acatcgaccc gatgtcttca gaaccgttcc tttacctgcc
    23341 cgtccggcat gcaggtgggg cggagcatga cggatcatgt ggtgctgatc tgcacgacct
    23401 gccaaggggc tgaggcggcg caatcgattg ccgaggccct gcgagagcgc ctgcccgagg
    23461 gctacggcac acggatgatt gagtgtatgg ccggttgcga tcacccactg accgttggat
    23521 ttcaggcggg tgcgaaggca caatatctgt ttggcgaaat tcaaacctcg gccgatatcg
    23581 acgctttggc cgctttcgcg cggcaatacc aaaacagttc cacaggttgg accaaggcaa
    23641 cggatcgccc cgaggcgctg ttgcacaaga ccttgtcgcg gatgccgccc ttggcgacgg
    23701 gggccacatg accgaacatg cgttccttca ggtcaacggc gtcggttatc acgcctatca
    23761 cggcgaagtt ctgcttcagg acatcacctt tgcgcttcac gaaggcgcgg ttctggccat
    23821 cgctgggccc aatggcgcgg gcaagacaac gctgatgaac cttctatgcg ggtccgagca
    23881 tccttcggac ggcaatgtat tgttcaaggg gcgaaatttg cgcagcatgt cggcgaccga
    23941 gcgtgcgcgg atgatcgctg ttgtcagcca gcaggaatat cccgacgggc ggctctcctt
    24001 gcgcgagtat gtagcgctgg gacagatccc gatccgggcc gaccgctcgg ccgaggccca
    24061 tgccgccgat cttgggcgaa ttttggacct gaccagcctg aacgatctgg ccgacaaacg
    24121 catggcggtt ctgtcgggcg gggaacggca gcgcgcccat atcgcgcggg cattggcgca
    24181 aaacccggca ctgctgtttc tggacgagcc caccaaccat ctggacccgg acgccaaggg
    24241 gcggatgttg tcactggtgg ccgggctggg gatcacagtg gtgatgatcg tccacgatct
    24301 ggtcatgatt ccggaatttg cgacgcatgt cgcgctgatg aaatccaccc gtcttaccgg
    24361 gttcggacct gtggccgacg tgctgaccac cgaccgcgtg cgtgacacgt tcggcgtaga
    24421 ttacctgttt ttccagcacg agggccgctt gatcccagcg ctggacatcc gaaaaacctc
    24481 agtttccaat cctgttagga gcattaccga atgaaacaca tcttgtccgt ggcgctggtt
    24541 acagccatgg cgggcggtgc cgccgcgcat gaagttaccg tcgacaattg cggcgaaccg
    24601 ctggtgtttg aaacccagcc cgagcgtctg gtcgtgcatg acatgaacat gaccgacatg
    24661 gcctttgcac tgggtctaca agacaagatc gtcggcctga ccgggattac cggctggtac
    24721 aaaaccagtc ccgagttcga ctcgctgcgc ggcgatatcc cggaactggc cccgaaatat
    24781 ccgacggtcg agaacctggt ggccgttgaa cccgacctgt tctttgccgg ttggtactac
    24841 ggaatgcggc ccggcggtga tgtgacaccg gaaacgctgg cgcccttcgg gatcaagact
    24901 atgatcctgt cggaaagctg cgttcacctg cataaggacc gcccaaaggc cagcatggac
    24961 ctgctgtttg acgatgtcgt gcgtctgggc aaggtcatgc atgttgaaga caaggccgaa
    25021 gcgttggttt caggctggaa agacgagctg gccgcgattg aggcgaaaac cgccgatctg
    25081 ccaaaaccgc gcgtattcct actggacggg cccgctgatg cgcccttcac cgccggaaaa
    25141 tacgccatcc ctgatgcgat gattgccgct gcgggcggtc agaacgtgac ccatgacatg
    25201 gatacaagct ggggccgtag ctcttgggag gccgtcgccg ccgcgaaccc cgagttcctg
    25261 gtgctgttgg actatcaaac cggaaatggc gcggcggata cgttcaaatt cctgcaagag
    25321 cacccggtga tgtcgcaaac cgatgcggtc aaaaacgagc gctggatcgg tctgcggtac
    25381 gaagaactaa cgccgggacc cgcgaacatt caggcgatct cgaaaatggc acaggccatg
    25441 cacaagggcc tgaactaatt tgggccgtct ggggctgaca cttttggtgg gggcggtcat
    25501 tctggccgcc cttcttctgg tttcaacaat ctacggaacc acatccatcc ctctgtccga
    25561 tacattcaag gccatattgc tgggcacagg ccttgtggat ggagacgtgt cgcccctgca
    25621 ccgtatcgtc tttgacctgc gcctgccccg cgcgctgttt gcggccgtga tcggcgctgg
    25681 tttggggatt gttggcgttg tcttgcagac aaccacgcgg aacgatctgg ccgacccgtt
    25741 tctgttcggg ctgtcttcgg gcactgcagc gggtgctgtg ttcgtcatca ccgtaaccgg
    25801 ggacattctg gggttctgga ccttgccgct ggcggcgttt tgcggagggc tggtggcctc
    25861 tggcatcgtg ctggctttgg tacacggatt gcggacgagc gcgcctgaga aattgatcct
    25921 agccgggctt gcggtgtcct tcctgttctc agccctaacc aattacctga ttttcgcagg
    25981 cgataaccgt gctgcccatt ccgtcatctt ctggatgctt ggcggtttgg gtctggcgcg
    26041 atgggaaacc ttcccgctgg tctgcgccgg gctggcgctt attctggcct atgccctcta
    26101 tcgtagccgc tggctggatg cgctgctgac cggagatgtc acggcaacaa cactgggcgt
    26161 tccggttcag tcgctacggt tcaaaatgtt ctttgttgca gcgctcgcga ccgccgtttt
    26221 tgtgtcggtc gccggagtga tcggctttgt tggcctgatg gttccacata ttgcgcgcgg
    26281 catcgctggt cctttgcaca atcaccttgt cccgacggca gccgtggttg gcgcggtact
    26341 gctgaccggg tccgatatcc tcagccgcct gatgcttgcc ccgcaagaac tgccggtcgg
    26401 aattgtgacg acctcactgg ggtcgatttt cgttttcatt ctgctgctca gaacggcgaa
    26461 gcccaaaaga taaattggct tgtctttgtc agtcccgacg cttgccgggc tgtcagcgca
    26521 cctgcaacaa tttgacaaaa cagatttttt gcatgcatat ttttttaagt tccatgcaaa
    26581 aactgccaag aaattgatca atatcaaatc cggcgctgaa cgaagccgtt aatcgggaat
    26641 agcgacgaac agaatctagc aaagccaggt ctttgagaat gggccaagtg actacccggc
    26701 gcgccttcct gagcgcgaga tttaacgatg aggacggtgt gacagccaga cctccgggat
    26761 cggtcgggcc tgactttctg aagcactgca cgaaatgcgg cgattgcgca tcggcttgtc
    26821 ctgaggacgt gattgcaatc gctgcggacg gctttcctgt ttttcaaccc tcagacaatc
    26881 cctgcacttt ttgcggcgaa tgcgccaatg cttgcccaac ccctgctttg gacatcgacc
    26941 ttgttttcga ctggccatgg cgtgccgcgc tgaagctgga ctcttgcctg tcgatgaatg
    27001 gcgtcagttg ccgcctctgc caggacaatt gcgaagaaag cgcgatccgg ttctcgctgc
    27061 aaaccggtgg tcgggccaaa ccgacactgg atgtagcggc ctgcaccggc tgcgggctct
    27121 gccctacagt ttgcccggcg gatgccatct cgctgggcca cacccctcaa cccaaaatgg
    27181 aagctgtgca atgaacatct gcggttgcct tgcccatgtc gcgcccgact acgctacggc
    27241 tgcggcgcaa tccatgagcg atacaccggg tgtggaaatc cacgcccaga ccgaagacgg
    27301 ccgtttcgtc gtcgtggtcg aagatacccc tgaacgcctt gcgtccgaga ccatcatgga
    27361 tctgcaccag atccccgggg tcgtgtctct gacgttgacc tatcaccatt tcgaggacct
    27421 tgcagagacc cgcccgcgtc ccgatgccct aagccaaacc accagccgga ggctcacgct
    27481 atgacacatt ctgaatcacg ccggacattc ctcaaggcca ctgctgccac agccacggcc
    27541 tcggccgccg gtattccgct ggccacaggc gcggccgacg ctcaggcggc gacaccggat
    27601 atccgctggg acaaggccgc gtgccggttc tgcggaacgg gctgttccgt tctggttggc
    27661 accaaggaag gccgcgttgt ggccactcag ggcgacccgg acgcgccggt gaaccgcggc
    27721 ctgaactgta tcaagggcta tttcctgtcc aagatcatgt atggcaaaga ccgcctgacc
    27781 actccgttgc tgcgcaagac caatggcgaa tacgacaaga atggcgagtt cgaaccggtc
    27841 agctgggacg aagcctttga tgtcatggcc gctaagtgga aagaggcgct ggccaagaaa
    27901 ggcccgacca gcgtgggcat gttcggctcg ggtcagtgga cggtctggga aggctatgcc
    27961 gccgccaagc tgatgaaagc gggcttccgc tccaacaaca tcgaccccaa cgcgcgccat
    28021 tgtatggctt ctgctgttgt tgggttcatg cggaccttcg gcatagatga gccgatgggc
    28081 tgctacgacg atttcgagca cgcagacaca ttcgttctgt ggggttccaa tatggccgaa
    28141 atgcacccca tcctgtggtc gcgcctgaca gacacgcgtc tgaccaaacc gggcagcgaa
    28201 gttcatgttc tgtcaacatt tgaacatcgt tctttcgaat tggcggacaa tggcatcgtg
    28261 ttcaacccac agaccgattt ggcgatcctg aactacatcg ccaactacat cattcagaat
    28321 ggcgcggtga acgaagactt cgtcaaaaag cacgtaaaca tcaccaagac ggcaaccgat
    28381 atcggttacg gcctgcgcga cgaaaaccaa cttcagcaag acgcggaaaa cccgaactcg
    28441 ggcaaaatgg aacccatcag cttcgaagaa tatgccaaag ctgttgagcc ttacactttg
    28501 gaatatgtat ctgaactctc aggtgttccc gctgacaagc ttgagaaact tgcgaaacaa
    28561 tatgcggatc caaaccggaa agtcatgagc ctttggacca tgggtttcaa ccagcatacg
    28621 cgcggttcgt gggtgaactc gctgatgtac aacgtccacc ttttggttgg caagatttcc
    28681 gaacccggca actcgccctt ctcgctgacc ggccaaccat ctgcctgcgg caccgcccga
    28741 gaggttggca cattcgccca ccgcctgccc gcggacatgg ttgtcgcaaa tgacgagcac
    28801 cgcgagattt gtgaaaccgc atggaaaatt cccgaaggta caatcccgcc aaaaccgggc
    28861 ttccacgctg ttttacaaca ccgaatgctg aaagacggtg tgctgaacgc gtattgggtt
    28921 cagtgcaaca acaacatgca agccgccccg aatatcaatg aggaagggta tcccggttat
    28981 cgcaatcctg aaaacttcat cacagtttca gatccctatc caaccgtcac cgcagtttca
    29041 gctgacctga tcctaccaac ggctatgtgg gtcgagaaag aaggcgcata tggcaacgcc
    29101 gagcgccgca ctcagttctg gcatcaacag gttaaagcgc cgggcgaggc taaatccgac
    29161 ctttggcagc taatggaatt ctcgaaacgc ttcaccgtag aagaagtctg gggcgaagag
    29221 ctgctggcca agatgccaga gcatcgcggc aagacgatgt tcgaggttct gttccagaac
    29281 gggaatgtgg acaaataccc gctttctgaa actgccgaag gtttcgacaa tgacgaagca
    29341 cagcattttg ggttttacgt gcagaaagga ttgttcgaag aatacgccga attcgggcgc
    29401 ggtcatgggc acgatctggc accgttcgaa atgtaccatc aggcacgcgg tatgcgttgg
    29461 ccggtcgtgg acggcaaaga aacgctttat cgtttccgcg aaggctatga cccctatgta
    29521 cccgaagggg ccgacgtgaa attctatggc cacaaggacg gcaaggccaa aattatcttc
    29581 gcgccttacg aacctgctgc tgaagagccg gacaatgaat acgatttgtg gctctgtact
    29641 ggtcgggttc tggaacactg gcattcgggt tcgatgaccc gccgggttcc ggaattgcac
    29701 cgcgccttcc cgtcagctgt tgttttcatg caccccgacg acgcccggga tcgcggtctg
    29761 cggcgcggtc aggaaattgt tttgtccacc cgcaggggcg aagtgaccag ccgggtcgaa
    29821 acccgcgggc gcaacaaggt gccacgtggg ctggtcttca tgccttggtt tgacgagcac
    29881 cagctgacta acaaactgac gctggatgca acctgcccgc tgtcgaagga aaccgactac
    29941 aagaaatgcg cctgtaaggt cgagcgcgca taagaaactg gcaaggcaaa ggtaagaccc
    30001 atgtcaggtg ttggctctcc cctctcgccg cagcggcgcc ggttccttca ggactcggcg
    30061 cgcgccgctg gcggctgcgt tgcggccggg tcgctgttgg cctggctagc acgcgacgcg
    30121 cgggctttgc cagccgaggc cttgcgtccc cccggtgcct tgccggaaca agacttcctg
    30181 tccgcctgta tccgttgcgg tctgtgcgtg cgggattgcc cctacaacac gctaaagctg
    30241 gccgagcttg gcgtcgatgc cgtcgccacc ggcacaccct atttcaccgc tcgtgacgtg
    30301 ccatgcgaga tgtgtgacga cattccctgt gtcgccgcct gccccaccgg ggcgctggac
    30361 ccgtcgctgg ataacatcga tgacgccgat atgggcgtgg ccgtgctggt cgatcaggaa
    30421 aactgcttga acttcctagg gctgcggtgc gacgtctgct accgcgtctg ccccgtaatt
    30481 gacgaggcga tcacgcttga gaccgcgcat aacacccgtt cgggacacca tgcgctgttc
    30541 ctccctaccg tacacggcga ccgctgcacc ggttgcggaa tgtgcgagaa aagctgcgtt
    30601 ctaccggaag ccgcgatcaa ggttctgcct acccggctgg cacgcggtag cagtgccgac
    30661 cactatcgca aaggctggga agaaaaagcc gccaaaggcg cgcccgtggt cgaaggtatc
    30721 atcgacctac ccgaccgcct gcccggaccg ggtaccgata atctggtcac gccgggcggc
    30781 tttgcgccgg gatacaattt gccgggggct ggacaatgag tgcacgcaca catctccccg
    30841 tcggccaaga ggcaatcgaa gccaaaggct ggttaggtgc gcacaaatac ctgttgctgc
    30901 gccgagcctc acagttgttc tttctggtcc tgttcttgct gggcccatgg ttcggcatct
    30961 ggatcgttca aggcacgctg gccgggtcgc tgacccttgg cgtgttgccg ctgaccgacc
    31021 catttgttct gctgcaaagc gtggttgccg ggcactggcc cgaactgacc gccctgatcg
    31081 gaggcctgat tgttctggtc gcctacgcgc tgatcggcgg gcgcgtctat tgctcctggg
    31141 tctgcccgat caacccggta accgatgccg cccactggct gcaccgcaag ctggacctgc
    31201 ccaaaggctg gcaacccaag cgcggtacgc ggctgtggat cttggccacc gtactgatcg
    31261 tctcgggtct gaccggcgtc atcgcatggg agttgatcaa cccgatcacc atgctgcatc
    31321 gcgggctgat ctttggcgcg ggctttgtct gggcgatgat cgttgcaatc ttcttcttcg
    31381 acctgttcgt gtctcgccac ggatggtgcg ggcacctgtg cccggtcgga gcattctatg
    31441 gcctaatcgg caccaaagcg atgttgcgtg tcagcgcgcc caatcgcgca gcctgtgacg
    31501 actgcatgga ttgctttgcc gtctgcccgg aaaaccacgt catctcaccc gcgttgcgcg
    31561 gcaaaaccgg caccacaccg ctgatcctgt cgcccgactg cacgaattgc ggccgctgta
    31621 tcgatgtttg cgcggttgat gttttcaagt ttactcaccg gttcgacgac cacgtcgccg
    31681 caccttccga tcccgttccc gcgcccattc agcgcgcagc cagacccacc taagggagtg
    31741 ccaagatgaa caagccaatc ctgaccggcg tcacagccct gatccccgtc atactcctga
    31801 gcggtttcgc ccttgcccaa tccgcgcaag tcgaagccct gcgcggggcc gaggttgatg
    31861 aacccgttcc actcgatcag gtccaccgca ctatcgaagg acgtatgcag aggaattacc
    31921 ggcagcaacc cccgctgatc ccgcattcaa tcgaacaata ccaaatcgat ctgcggacca
    31981 accaatgcct gtcctgccac gactggacaa aggcgggtga gcgcaacgca cccactttat
    32041 cgatgacgca ctatctggac cgcgaaggac gtgaactgga tcaaatcgcc ggtactcggt
    32101 acttctgcaa ccagtgtcat gtcccacagg cagacacgcc ggcgcttgtc gataacgttt
    32161 ttgaaccttc ttccggaaac tgatccaacg cttgactgaa aggagcaccg aaatggcaga
    32221 ctcccccgaa aaacgcggct ggatcggccg catctggaat gcgatctgga caccgaccgt
    32281 tctgttcagc tcgggctttc tggtgctggc agggttcctc gccggtatcc tgttctgggg
    32341 tgggttccac tggaccctgg aactgaccaa caccgaagag ttctgcacct cgtgccacac
    32401 gatggaaacg aacctcggcg aataccgcga gacgatccac tacaacaacc actcgggcgt
    32461 gcgggctata tgttcggatt gccacgtgcc gcatgagtgg aaccacaaga tcaaagccaa
    32521 gatcatggcg gtcaaggatg tctatcacga gctggccggc accatcggca cgcccgagaa
    32581 atacgaagaa catcgactga gcatggccac cgctgtgtgg aaaaagatga aagcttcaga
    32641 cagtcgtgaa tgccgcaact gtcacaactt cgactatatg gatttcaccc ttcaggaaaa
    32701 tcgtgcggcg tccgagcatc agcgtgccat cgacaccggc atgacctgca tcgactgcca
    32761 ccaggggatc gcgcacagcc tgccacctgg acatctgcag cggtatcagg aaatcaccga
    32821 agagctggct gctgacgcac cgacaccgct gggtcaacag gtggcggacg gaagtgaaga
    32881 aatccggtca ttcctgacca atcggtccga gtaaaaagga ggcagatatg ctggaacttc
    32941 tgggaacaat cggagccaac ataatcagcc tgcccggtat attgggcctg gcactgggta
    33001 tgatgacccg caaccccttg cttggcgcgg tgatgggagg cgttgttggc gtcgctgaaa
    33061 cgctaatctt tgcgcattgg tcattcgcca atttcggaac aggcgaactg cttatcgcag
    33121 tggtcgtcgg gatgtgcgca ggggccttgg gttcggcaat tcgcatcaag ggcgctactg
    33181 tttgatgttt tgacaaacag gtttgccgta gcaaactttg catttaacag ttgaaggcgg
    33241 tgctaaattg gcgccgcctt ctcttttcgc gcaaaagttg cgctcgacga aaacggccca
    33301 caaacatata aaacatcaaa caatctgact cattttagcg gattattgaa acaccagggc
    33361 acatagatac ttcaaaaatt ggtgtccatt ggggtgcaac aaggttcggt ttttgcacaa
    33421 acgcgctgaa tttttatttc aacgttttcc gacgcttgtt gaccagaaga ttcgatgggc
    33481 atcttgaagt cgcaatacga agaccgctgt tgcaaaattg caatctgaca aaattttcca
    33541 actaaacact ttccaccatt tacgccccca actcgcattg gctactaatg ttaacatatc
    33601 gttaacgagt tcatctttgg gggtatgcaa tgaatagttg cgcaaagcag cacacgccgg
    33661 cacgtgtggc aagaggcggt cgtgttgtga agtggaaggg ccgggtggcc agtgttgcgc
    33721 cttcggtatt cctggcctcg atagcggtaa gcgcatgcgc aactgttgct tctgcggatg
    33781 ttgtcatttc tgcaccgcag acgaccccgg cggactttct catcgacgag gacataacga
    33841 tcaccgaaac cggggctgtt aatctgaccg cggattctgg ccccgccgtg cagatcaaca
    33901 ccgattacac cagcgtcttt accaatgacg gaacgatctc cggccccgcc cccggagaac
    33961 aacttgggtt cggcctggag ctaaatggag atctgggtga aaccggacag gttatcaaca
    34021 acgggttgat cgacattgat atcgacgcca atgggtccgc gcttggcctt ggtgtcctgt
    34081 ttgacgacga tcttgccgga acatatcaga acaacgggac aatcgacgtc aatgtcagca
    34141 gcgacaatgc cgtcgcattg gcgattggaa ctgtggtcga cggtgttgct caatcaacgg
    34201 cgacgatcga aaacaacggg gacatactgg tacagtcctc gtcggttccg actgaaaacg
    34261 cggctgcggc cgggtttctg ttcgtgaacc ccgccgaaac agacatcgac aataccggta
    34321 cgatccaagt cacagcccag acgggcgaac aggcctccgc cttcggcttt cagtttgaag
    34381 gaagcctgaa cggcaatctg accaactcgg gcacgatcag cgctacggcc acggacgggg
    34441 tggacgatgt ctatgccatc ggggttgagg tgatcaccga tgtaaacggc gacatcaaca
    34501 acaccggcac tatctcggtt ctggccaatg gttcagcgga tgacgcgact gcctggggca
    34561 tccatgtcga aggcgaccag aacggtgccc tgatcaactc gggcaccatc gtcgcaacgg
    34621 cgcaaacgac ctcgggcagc gctgatggcg cggctgtcta tgttgagggc aatacggttg
    34681 gcaacatcac caacagcggg acgattgatg cacgcggcac cgggacggcg tctgccagcg
    34741 gagcggctta ttatctgggc ggcgatttcg acggcgattt cgaaaactcg ggcaccattc
    34801 tgctggcctc tgactccacc gcgtccgagg cagagacttt tggcctgttt gtcagcggac
    34861 aaatggacgg tgatttcacc aatggtggca cgatcaccat aatcgccacg ggcagttccg
    34921 ccgaagccca tgccctgatg gtcaatggcg gcctgaacgg ggaaattcgc aacaccggca
    34981 cgcttacgac ccagatcaat gcctcgtccg agggatctgg cggcgggttt gtcatccgca
    35041 acgggctgac cggaaacttt gccaacaccg gcacgcttca gatcaacgtt tcaagcgaaa
    35101 cctccgaggc gacggccttt ggcctgcgtg tctttggtgg aatggacggt gacgtcacta
    35161 atgacggcac aatcacagtc gaagccgagg gcgatttctc ggcctttgcg gcggctgccg
    35221 atatccgcaa caccctgacc ggatcaatca ccaacactgg cactctgcgt attcaggccg
    35281 aagcgttttc gaccgcaact gccgggggct atacgatcac caacgggatg gttggcagtt
    35341 tcagcaacag cggtacccta atggtgtcgg ccattggcag cacgaacgag gctcgcgcct
    35401 ttggcctgcg cgcctttggc ggggtcgatg gggacatcac gaactctggc acgattgccg
    35461 ctcaaaccag tgcggcgcaa acatcggtgg ctacaggctt tattgtcggc gggccgtttg
    35521 acggtaactt cctgaacacc cagacaatta cggcaatggc cgaagccagc accgggtcgg
    35581 ctcgcgccca tgccctggac atcactagca cctcgacagg acagatcgaa aacagtggca
    35641 cactgaacgt gcgggccgaa ggatcgacca acgcctttgc atccgccatc gacatcagcg
    35701 gcggcttgaa tggcgacttt gtcaattccg gcaccgtccg cgccaaagcg gacaatctgt
    35761 ccggtggctc ctcggcctct gctttcgggg cgtttattgc caacggcatg accggaaata
    35821 ttgaaaactc gggcacgctt actgttgaaa ccaacggaca aactctgggt gtcgctgccg
    35881 gggttttcgt gactaataat gggttggacg gagatttcac caactcaggc acaatcatgg
    35941 ccaatggatc agccgaaacc ggcgacggtc gcgcttttgg tctgcttgtg aatggcggca
    36001 ttgatggcgt gctgaccaac aacggcaccc tgattgccga agcctcggcc ctttcttcgg
    36061 cccgtgcaac tggcattgtc gcgaatggtg gactgacggg aagttttgcc aattcgggta
    36121 cgatctcgac cacggcgatt tcagaaaccg atgaagcgct gtcgcagggt attttcacgg
    36181 gcaacagcag cgacgcaacg acagcaagca ataccggcaa tgtctctgcg tctgccactg
    36241 gcgcgtcggg cgcaacggcg caggcgttgt ctctgggcgg ggtctacaat gacgcagtca
    36301 ccaactcggg ccagttgacg gcagtcgccg ctatcgcaaa cggaaccggt gatgccgacg
    36361 ccagtggtgt gtttattgcc gatttgcagg gcacattcgc caatactggc gtgatcaatg
    36421 ccgctgcttc gggcggcgac acgtccgagg cctttggtct gaacatccag aatttcgacg
    36481 gcgagattac cgaggttggc tctatctcgg cgcgttcgga cacagatgat gcctatgcca
    36541 tcttcttggg ctcgggaacc gggacgctga atctggacac tcaggacaat gtcgacggct
    36601 tgatccgtgt tcaggatcat caggtcaatc tgttcgccca aggcggcagt tcggtgttct
    36661 ttttcgaaga tgcagcgcca gaaacagggg acttcaacac gattatctcg gacggccggt
    36721 cgggatggtt cgtgcaggat gaaggtggcc cggcaccggt ctatgccgct gtcgatccgg
    36781 ccgagattct gacatcggcc gatatcgtag cctattacgg cactctcatc ggcagctcga
    36841 acggagcgct gcgctatgag gctgcacagg tcacacgcaa tgccgaaacc ggcaatgtct
    36901 cgggcctgag cattggtggc ttccgtcctt atgtgcatct cgacgcggcc tcacgccggt
    36961 tcgagaatgt gccgggcatt gatacggatg tcacggcgat caacggtagc gtcggctttt
    37021 cgggacagtt ggacaatggc actgcgcttg cctttgggct gggcgtgttc cgcacggatg
    37081 gcgacaccga caccaccgat tttgacacgg acggcttcta tatcgacgcc tcgatcggac
    37141 gtcagatcgg cgcctatacg gtcgaggccg ggctgggcta tggctggctg tccaccgacc
    37201 gcacgcgcga gatttcaggc agcgctgatg cggatgccga tttcgacagc accttgctga
    37261 cggtctacgc cggtgtcgag cgggatttcg agaccacagg caccatcggc ctgaccggtt
    37321 ttggcgacct ccgctatacc cggcaagagg atgacagcta caccgaaacc ggctcatccg
    37381 cgaacgcgac cgtggacgac gccacaactg acgtgattga ggtccgtttg ggtgtcgaag
    37441 cctccaaggc tctgaacaca ggcggcgtgt tggtcggtca gctttccggc gttgtccggc
    37501 agggcctggg cgactcggat gcggatgtca ctgtctttgg ctcaacccaa agcctcagct
    37561 ttgcggccac cgacttctcg ggcgcgagtg ttctgattgg atatgaacat gagttcatcc
    37621 caaacatgca gttcgaggcc aacgcctcgc aagaggttgg cagcgatgca cagggaccga
    37681 atttccttgc gggcattcgc tggtcgttct gaaaaaccga tcttaaagaa caagggccga
    37741 agtggttgaa cacttcggcc cttgctttag cggcggcctt tcttcctgtt catccagaaa
    37801 ggcggcatat cacctgccat gatacagccg taggggtcga tatagtcctc gatctcggcc
    37861 agatcatagg atttgatctg cgccacaaca ctgtccgcgc ttttatagct ggacggcagt
    37921 tccgaggcgt ccacaccacc ggcatggaag cgaatatcca gaccttcggt ttccgccttc
    37981 agcatctcat ccggcgtaac cgaccccatc cggcgcttat gttcggaacg cgagaaattc
    38041 cgccccgccc catgtgggct gaagcccaga ccgtgacctg catccttgcc gcgcacgacc
    38101 agcaccggct cggacatgtt cagcgggatc agggtcagcc cggtcgcgtc cgcggcatag
    38161 tcaccccacg ccggggttgc gcccttgccg tgatagaaca gatcgccccg tttgaagacg
    38221 aagttatgtt cgttccaata ccggtccccg acatcgccca ctcgcgcggc ctcaaccgtt
    38281 gcctgatgga tcgcgttgtg gttggccttg gtccatttgc ggatcagttg cagggcatcc
    38341 caatagtcgc gcccttcctg cgtgtcagcc ggaatccagg agttttgctt cggcgtaccc
    38401 ggcgacagct ccttgcggaa gcgatgcgcg acggtcatgc cgttcttata cagaacagcc
    38461 cccggcccgc gcgaaccgtg atgggtcaca atcgccgtcc gcccggtttt gcgcgaccgg
    38521 ccgacaaaca ggaaatggtt cccgtcgcct tgcgtcccca tatgctcttg cgccatacgc
    38581 agcgatttcg ggttgtcgag aaacggattt tcacggaacg catccagcag tttcagcgag
    38641 gttgtgaagc gcttgccctg cggccgaccg cccggtccga aatgggtcac tgactgcgcc
    38701 gcatccagca cggcctttgg gtcagcattc cccagatcgg tgatcatgac cgagcagcaa
    38761 atgtcggccg aatgcatccc cggatggatc gcattgcgcg ccgccgcgac gccgccaacc
    38821 gggatcgtgc cgatcggacc ggctggacag gcatcgggca taatcgcccc ggcctcaatc
    38881 gtcggggtcc gcatcagcgc ggtcatcgtt tcgcggactt tctcgacgtt gtcctcctca
    38941 tccgggtcac tggcatcgat attctcgtga aacggcacct caccgggcgc gcgcaggtcc
    39001 attgttggcg ggatcgcagg gatctcgccc tccagctcct gccggatgcg caccagaccg
    39061 aagccctcgg cccgcatctc attcgcgcgc gccagcaggg cggggaattg cttgcccggg
    39121 cgatgtcccc agtctttcag gtgttcgccc gttacggggt caaatgtatt atccatcatc
    39181 atattcactc aaattcaggc cccggcgaca agtggggaag aaacagttcg ggaggcccgc
    39241 cccgcatctg aatgggcaga tgcgtttgcc gtctgggcgc cggcacggag gggagttgaa
    39301 cccgctcgac ctatccctgg ttagagccat gtagttcctt cggcattcgc cgggggtgtc
    39361 ctttcgtttt gggtctcgac gacaagagtt tggtgaaacg ccctgctcta cccaactgag
    39421 ctaccgtccg tcccccgtgg ggctcggacg agcgggattc gaacccgcga cctggagatt
    39481 aacaatctgt agttccaccg gcattcgccg agacatgcct ttcgttcggg tcaggcagac
    39541 aaggggtgat gagaccacgc cctggtcagg gcgcggatcg gtaacagcga tgtagtccca
    39601 ccggcattct gcctgatgtt gttctgatgg ccggggcagc gcactgcccg agccttgttt
    39661 atacatcgat cttttcgatc tcagcgaccc aatgatccgg gccggtttga ccgctggcaa
    39721 atgccgcgat ctggtcaaag accgcatccg agaacccgcc gacattcaac acatcggcac
    39781 gcgtctgcgc ctgagtggtc ccgtatgggg cgatgtcgat gcagaccagc ttggcctgcg
    39841 ggttgcgacg cttgatcacc tcccattcct tcaacatcgc tgtcgcctga ccgccagcgc
    39901 gggcatccac ccaggattgg ttgtcggaca cgaacaccac cagatccggc gcgcgaccgc
    39961 gcttgttcag ccaggccagc ggcgcggaac agttcgtccc gcctccagcc agtgcggcca
    40021 gacgctcggc attggtcagg atcgtgtcgc gcggctccag acgcacatca cgcacgtcga
    40081 aatcgaacgg catcacctga cacccgcggt tcatccgttg gaaggacgcc gccaccagcg
    40141 ccgccacatc cacatgccgc acggccgagg tcgcccccgg acgatacccg gtcacggacc
    40201 acgtcatcga ccccgacacg tctgggcaca caaccacctg ccccgcaacc tgcggtacgt
    40261 tctgcgcggc gatctccatc gcgtcgtgca gcgcgtccac gatcaggcgc ggcatatccg
    40321 gcaccacgtt ctgcgcggcc accatcaact ggtacggaaa ggcccgagcc ttggcgatgg
    40381 cttttgggtc gcgcagcaaa gccgccacgt gatccacgtt gcgggtcacg tcgaaaacgc
    40441 cgtgacgctg gaacgtgttc aggttctgcc gcaccatctg ccacgagccc ttgcgcgcaa
    40501 tccgcgccca ttggacctgc gtcagctcca gttgcgtcag catctggaac ggcacgtccg
    40561 gcaccggacc cttgccggtt tcacgaaacg cgatccaatc cctcagggcc tgcggcagcc
    40621 gtgccagatt gcacggccgc ccgacgatcc aggcaaacag cgcctcccgc tcggccgagg
    40681 ccggtttcgg gtgcaccatc ttgatcacgt ccgccaaaga cgggtcattc ccgatattgg
    40741 cattcagcag cacccggtca gagacggtgt tcaaccaggt ctggaccatc gctttcggtg
    40801 ccgaccccag agacttacgc cccgtttgac ccgaccgggt aacctgcacg aacgtgcgca
    40861 gcatcttgcc gttatcgacc acacgggcga aagccgcccg aaacaggacc ggatcacgcc
    40921 gggccaaaac agccaacaag acagcaggca tgtccttcat gtaccccgac tggcgggcat
    40981 agatcgcagc ctgcgccaag tactttggct caacggtctc agccacatcc agaacgtatt
    41041 ccaactcttc ctgcggcgac tgatagaaca tgccgccaaa tgttcccgtc acggcgacct
    41101 gcgccagagc atgggcatct gaatatgcaa aagccagcgc gccatgggcg ttcttcgcag
    41161 ttgctttcgg cggcaaccgg cctttcaaca atgcaaacac ggatttgttc gccattttcc
    41221 tatcctcgtt ttgtcttgag gatgttttct catggtccag ccaaagcgca gagaaaaaag
    41281 tgaaaatagt ataagctgtt gtttataata tagtaatcga cgatttgcga tacgcttaaa
    41341 cacgcgatat tatacttttg tatcttatat tatagaattg gatatatcgt gaagaatgtg
    41401 gtcatcgggt ttcttggtac gcagctggat atgggcaaaa aacggcgctg gaagccgacg
    41461 cccagcctga catcgcatga tcattttcct gtgcatcggc tcgaattgtt gcacgaccgc
    41521 aagttcaacc ggctcgccca tcaggtcaaa catgagatcg ccgagatatc gcccgagacc
    41581 gaggtcttgc tgcaacagat ggacctggat gacccctggg acttccaaga ggtctacggc
    41641 aagctgtttg actttgctct cgcctatggc tttgacgaag atcgcgagca gtatcatgta
    41701 cacctgacca ccgggacgca tgtggcgcaa atctgctggt tcctactgac agaaagtcgc
    41761 catgtcccgg cgcggctgat ccaaaccggc ccgcccggcc caaaggatcc aaccccgaaa
    41821 ttcgatgtca ttgacttgga cctgagccgg tacaatgccc ttcagcaacg gttcgaccag
    41881 ctttcgcgtg aatatagcga tcagctaaaa ggcgggatcg aaacacgaaa cgcgcaatat
    41941 aacaccttga tcgaccggat tgagttggtt gcgagcaatt ccgacgaacc gatcctgctg
    42001 ctgggtgaga ccgggaccgg caagacggaa ttggctcagc ggatttacaa cctcaaactg
    42061 gatcggcgca gggtcaaggg acgactagtc catgtcaatt gtgccacgct caacggcccc
    42121 gatgcgctgg ccaccctgtt cggccagcga cgcagctatc tggggcaggc cgggaccgaa
    42181 cgtggcgggc tgctgcgtga agcagatggc ggcgtcctgt ttctggacga agttgatgaa
    42241 ttaggctggt ccgagcaatc catcttgctc agcgcgatcg agaccggacg gttttaccca
    42301 cttggatcgg atcacgaggt gtccagccgg tttcaggtca tcgcaggtgc cagccacgat
    42361 ctgcgcgcgt tgacggccga gggacgtttt cgccctgact tgcttgcccg cctgagcatg
    42421 tggaacttca gattgcccgc cctgcgcgac cggcgtgagg atatcgaggc caaccttcac
    42481 tatgaactcg cacggtcgga gcgcagcctg ggcattcagg tcggcttcaa catcgacgcg
    42541 cgcgagaagt tcatacagtt cgccaccaac ccatcgaccc attggccggg caatttccgc
    42601 gacttcagcg gattggtgaa acgcctctgc acactggccc cgcggggccg gatcacccga
    42661 acaatggtcg aggatgagac agccgcgctg caacaagatt gggcatcctc gacctcagac
    42721 agcgacgaga cgctggtgcg cggtattttg ggatcagcca cgcgtgacat tgatcctttc
    42781 gacctggtgc aattggcgaa cgtcatccga acatgtcaac gcacgcccaa tcttagcgcg
    42841 gcgggtcggg cgttgttttc ggtctcacgg gaaaagcgca gcacgcagaa cgatgcggat
    42901 aggctgcgga aatacctgca gaaattcaac ctcgactggc acaaactaac cgtccccagc
    42961 caatagtcag ccagtatttt ttcgctggag caatcacgga acggtgagag atttctaaat
    43021 tggaaaaaaa atattaccaa ttcctaaagt ctcctctatg ctctctagct atcagcatgt
    43081 tttctgcgaa agcatggtga tgatctatgg gaggatcaaa tgaccaataa actgattaca
    43141 cgccgcagcg cgtttcgcac ccttgccggt gccggggcgg caactttggc tgcaccgcat
    43201 atcgccaccg cagcaggtga gaccacaact tggaagatcc agacatcctg gcccggcgga
    43261 atcgggttgc agaccttcaa agactggtgc gccacgatcg aagaaaaaac cggcggtgag
    43321 ctggccttcc aggcctttgg tgccaatgac gtggttgggg atttccaatt ggcagatgcg
    43381 gtgaaaaatg gcgtgcttga tgccatcaac ccgttcacca tctactatca gggcatcatt
    43441 cccgccgccg tgttcctcag ctcgtacccg ctgggtctgc ggcaaccgca tgaatacgac
    43501 acgttctatt atggcctggg cgggatcgat atcgcacgcg agctgctagg ccgtcagggt
    43561 ctgcactttg tcggaccggt gcatcacggg ccgaacatca tccactcgaa agttccaatc
    43621 cggtcggttg acgacttcgc gggccgtaaa atgcgcctgc cgggcggtat ggtggccgag
    43681 gtattctcgg agctgggcgc tgaaacaacc gttctgccgg gctcggaaat cttcccggcg
    43741 ctggaaaaag gcactatcga cgtggcagac tttgtgggtc cggccgtgaa ccacgccttg
    43801 ggcttcagtc aggtgacgga ctatattgtg atgggtcctc cgggcttcat gtcggtctat
    43861 cagccggtcg acatcatgga catcaccgtg ggcaaggccg catgggacaa actgagcccg
    43921 cagatgcagg aattcgtgga aatggaaact cacgtctatt ccgatctgca tcacgccgcc
    43981 attcaggccg ccgaccagga agcctggaaa aagttcgaag cagaaggcac cgaaatcaca
    44041 cgcttgtctc aggacgatgt cgagctgatg accgaagtcg ccgtgccaat ctggttcaaa
    44101 tatgccaacc gcgacaaaga cgcggcgcgt gtcttcaaga tccaacttga ctacatgatg
    44161 tcgggttcct tgggctatgt gacgcctgaa atgatcgaag gctatacact ggacctgtaa
    44221 tccgctgaag cctaatcaaa agtccgcgcg aatttcgcgc ggacgtgcct tttctttgga
    44281 attcggaacg tactatgccg agcgtcgatt tcacgctgcc gcactggcta tactgggtcg
    44341 ggctaatcgc tttcccggct ctggccatgg tgctggcgcg caaagcccaa cctgaacagc
    44401 gcacctatgg gttgccgctg ggctatctga tccttgtcac tgggggaatg ctgggtctgc
    44461 accgcttcta cctgcgcagc ctgctggggt tggtctatct accggtcttc ctgctgatcc
    44521 tgttcgccaa tggcgaagag cgtacggccc gcaacgaatt ctcgaacgcg gtcaatatcg
    44581 tccgtcaggc cgaacgcacg atcacgcgcg aaaccgaacg ggtcgccact gccgaagaag
    44641 ggctggaaga tctgcgcgcc gccgctgagg ccacgcaaaa tggcactgcg ctgcaaaaac
    44701 gccgggcaga acgcgctttg gatcgggcgg aaaaagctat tgagaccggg cgcgaacggc
    44761 ttgcggaatc cgaggcagcg ctggctgagg cgcaaccgct ggccgaaatt gccggtgctg
    44821 gtcgtgcctt ctggagctca gtagcgcgct atgcgttctt cacgatcctc gccttcttgg
    44881 cgattgatgc gctgatgctg ccgcgccttg tggccagtgc gcgcgtcaag gcggctgcgg
    44941 atccacatga gcccgagatg gagatcgacg aagaaaccgc agcccgcgcg gcggagatgg
    45001 accccggtgc ccgtaaggct gatcaggatt atgccgagaa ctggattgac cgcctgtctc
    45061 tctatgcagg tgagttcgtc agctattggg ccgtgattgc cgtattcgtc tattactacg
    45121 aggtgatcgt ccgctacgtg ttcaacgccc ctaccaactg ggcgcatgaa tccatgtatc
    45181 tgatgttcgg gatgcagtac ctgatcgctg ggtcctatgc gatgctgacc gaaagccatg
    45241 tgcgtgtgga catcttctat gcaccgctga ccaagccgaa gcgcgcgtgg gcggacctgt
    45301 tcacttcgat tttcttcttc atcttcgccg gaaccctcct ggtgacatcc tacatcttcg
    45361 cgatggacgc gattgccgtt ccgaccggta actccgtcgt ctcagactgg gcgcggggcg
    45421 agatgagctt cttccagatg ttcggcgcac tgaccttcgg cgactggacc gatccgaaca
    45481 tccgctgggg cgaaatcagc tttaacgaat gggaaatccc gctttggcca atgaaatgga
    45541 tgatggtcgt gggcgcggtt ctgttgattt tgcaaggggt gtcgaaacta tccaaagacg
    45601 tccgaacgat tgcacggggg tactgaccga tgggtcttga tatgtccatc gagctgttga
    45661 cgctcgtaat gttcggctcg ctgctggttc tgctaatggc aggcctcccg ctggcctttg
    45721 tgaccggagg cctggcctgt gtgtttctgt tcgttctggg ggatgcgcgt gcgctgaata
    45781 tcgtacccag ccggattttc ccgctgatga cgaactatca gctatccgcc attcccttgt
    45841 tcatcttcat ggcgtcaatg ctggaacggg ccgggatcat caacgatatg ttcgatgtga
    45901 tctacaaggt gcttggcggt ctgaaaggcg gccttgctgc ggcgacgatt attgcgtcga
    45961 ccgttctggc ggctatggtc ggtgtgatcg gcgcagctgt ggtgacaatg gggatcattg
    46021 ccctgcccgc catgttgaaa cgcggctatg acaccaagat cgctatgggt tcgatcatgg
    46081 ccggggggac attgggcatc ctgatcccac cttccattct ggccatcatc tacgcggttg
    46141 ttgccgaaca atcggttggg gagcttttca tcggcgcggt cattcccggc ctgatgctgt
    46201 cgggtatgta catcatctat gtggtggtgc ggtcctatat caatccggtg cttggcccgc
    46261 caatcccggt tgacgagcgc atctcgaacc gagaaaaaat gcgtctgctg ggcaaaatgt
    46321 ccgctccgat tgcgctgatc gtgattgttc tgggcgtgat cttctcgggc gttgcaaccc
    46381 cggttgaggc agctggtatt gggacctttg gcgcattcat cgtggccgcg atccacaaca
    46441 agctggactg gcccaccgta cgcgaggcct gcctgaccac gctgaaagcc tcggccatgg
    46501 tgatctggat catgttcggc gccacgatct ttgtgggtct ctacgtgttg gagggtggac
    46561 agcaattcgt gcaggaaacc atgcaaggcg caggtctggg gccctggggt attctgatcg
    46621 tcatgcaaat cctgctggtg gtgctgggga tgttcctgga ctgggtcggc atcctgttgc
    46681 tgtgcgttcc gatctttgtg ccgatcatca aggcgctggg ggctgcggcc tttggctttg
    46741 atgaccctaa cgatctcgtg ctgtggtttg gcgtgctcta tctggtaaac atgcagatga
    46801 gcttcctgtc gccgcccttc gggtatgcgc tgttctatct gcgcggcgtg gccccaccat
    46861 cgattccgat gacggatatc ttcaaggcgg cgctgccctt cctgttcctg cagattgtcg
    46921 gattggtcat ctgtatgatg ttcccgtggg ttgtgacgtg gttacccaat atcgtctacg
    46981 ggtagacaaa aaacgggcgg ggaattctcc cgcccgtttt cgtttgaccg ttctgtcggt
    47041 ctctgccgtc attttctatt ggttcagttc gtgaagtccg gcttacgctt ttccacaaac
    47101 gcacggatgc cttccagcgc ttcgtcccgg cccagagcaa ggcccatctc ccggcgttcg
    47161 cgtagcagat gtgcctcaaa ctcggccgta tcgggggcag agagcagcgc cttgatcgcc
    47221 gcctgcgcct ctggcggtcc cgagaccaga tcccgtgcta gctccaatgc ctgtttcaac
    47281 gccgaaccgg gtacaaccac ccggttcacg acgcctacgt catacatgcg cggggcaaga
    47341 acaggcctgc cggtcaggca catctcggtt gcaagttgac gtggcaagtt catggtcagg
    47401 aatcccgaac cacccccatc aggcactagc cccgctttga cataggccag cgtgaacttt
    47461 gcatcttccg cagcaacgat catgtcgcag gcaaatgcca atgaagcacc ggcccctgca
    47521 gccccacctt ccacagccgc aatcaccggg acagggcacg cacggatggc ccggatcatg
    47581 cggtgcaggt attcaatctg tgcctcacgc tccggcaggg tcatttcgcg acgggacttg
    47641 agcatccgca agtcgccccc ggcagaaaaa aacccacccg cacccgtaat caccacggcg
    47701 cggacgccgg attcagctgc ggtagcgtcg cgcagcgctg cctcaatcgg ttcatagacc
    47761 agacgcgaca aaacattgcg ccgtgccggt tcattgatgg tgatgatcag caccgcatcg
    47821 cgagcttcga acaaaacagc ctcgctcatg gatcagctct ccatgacacg gtgcaattgc
    47881 gcatagtgat cgcccaattg gtggtcgatc atcatcaatc gtttggcgta gtgcgagccg
    47941 ggatattccc aggtcattcc gatccctccg tgaagctgaa tgcattcttc tgcaatcatc
    48001 gtgcctgcgc gtccgatcag gttcttggcc attgcgatat acttcgcctc ggcgtcggag
    48061 cccagtttgc ttgctgccag aatagtgatc gagcggcatt gctccatttc gatggccata
    48121 tcgaccgtac gatgctgcaa cgcctgaaaa ctggcaatcg ggcgcccgaa ctgcgtgcgc
    48181 tgcttgaggt aatcgaccgt catgttgacc aacacctcca tcacgcccac agcctcggca
    48241 cataacgcca accgacctgc gttcagggcg gattcgatga tgtcaacggc attctcactc
    48301 aggcaaatgg cggttgcgct gtcgaggatc aactcccctg ctccaccgcc gtcaatcatc
    48361 gcatagtcga cggtttcagg attttcgacc agaaacaggc caagcccctc gtcaaggcgt
    48421 gctgcgacca gcacgccatc tgccccaggc aatccataga ccaccgattt acgaccattc
    48481 agcacccagt gatcgccgga tttgtctgcg ctggtgcgga tcaacgccag actgtccgca
    48541 tccggttcaa acacagccaa agcaatccgc tttccacctg tgaccaactc ttcaaccaag
    48601 gctgcagcac cacaatcggc ggcggcgcga gccgacatca acgcggccag catcggctcg
    48661 gggcacagac cacggcccag ctcctcaaat atggttgtga tgtcgaaacc tgtgccgcca
    48721 aagccgcctt gctgttccgg gacaaaggca ccgatcaggc ccaattcgga gagttcagcc
    48781 catttggccg gggaatggaa cggcgcagcg tccagcacgc cgtagcgggt gtcgaaatca
    48841 tactgatccg ccagatagcg cctcaccgtg tccgacaaca tctgcctgtc ttcggttaag
    48901 ttgaaatcca taggtcagcc tccaaacagg tctttggcaa tgatgttgcg ctgaatttcg
    48961 ttcgatccac cgaagatcga gagttttcga ttgttgaaat agctcgccgc cgcacgccgg
    49021 gcgtcttcgg gcaccgtcac cgcgttttcg ggcagatctt caacggggaa cggcgcggcg
    49081 gctgccccca gggcagtacg cgtcaagctg agtacccgct gccggatcac cgtgcctttg
    49141 atcttcagca tcgaactttg cgtacccgag gccgcgcctt ccttggccgc cgacaacatc
    49201 cgcaggttcg tcacgcgcaa cgcctccaaa tcaatctcga cctcggccat ttcggcggcg
    49261 aacaacggat cctgcgccaa gggcctgccc gcgcgcacca gcatctgcga caagtccttg
    49321 agcttttcca gatcgcgggt cgagaacccg acacccgcga tattggtccg ctcatgcgtc
    49381 agcagatatt tggcgatggt ccaacctttg ttctcttcac cgaccagatt ttccaccggc
    49441 acccgaacgt cggtgaaaaa gacctcgttc acctcatgcc cgccttccaa cagtttgatc
    49501 gggcgcagtt caacgccggg ggcatccata tcgaccagaa caaaactgat gccttcctgc
    49561 ggcttccctt cggtcgacgt tctcacaagg cagaagatct tgttggcgtg ttgacccagc
    49621 gtggtccagg ttttttgacc gttgatgacg tagtcacccc cgtcccgcac cgcgcgagtt
    49681 ttcaggctgg ccagatccga gccagcgccc ggctctgaat agccctgaca ccaccagtct
    49741 gagccatcca gaatacgtgg cagaatctca gccctttgct tattggtgcc gaatttgatc
    49801 agcaccggcc ccagcatatt gaggccaaag ggcacgatgc gcggggcgtt ggcgagggcg
    49861 cattcttcgt caaaaatatg ccgctcaacc gcgccccagc cggggccgcc atattcggtg
    49921 ggccaggtca cagcgagcca gccccgcgca ttcagccggg catgccaacc ttccatttcc
    49981 tctttggtca gactttccga gttacggcct tttcggacca gctccgggct caggttttcc
    50041 gacagaaagg cgcggacttc agcgcgaaaa gcctcttctt cgggggtgaa actcaggtcc
    50101 atgctcagcc ctctttgttg aggtcgttga aggttttgcc cgcctcgacc agttcgcgca
    50161 gcagggcggg cacctgccaa taataggggt cttcctgcgc atattgttcg atccgctgca
    50221 cgatgacagc caacccggtg atgtcagcat attgcagcgg accgccccag tggcgcggga
    50281 aaccgtagcc aaacagaaag accgcatcca cgtcgatcgg gcgcagggcg atcttgtctt
    50341 cgaccacccg cgcggcctcg gacaccatcg cggccatata acgatccaca atttcggcat
    50401 cggtaaaact gcgggcagtg atacccttag cctcccgctc ggcctgtgcg aattccgcca
    50461 cagccgggtt cacgctgcga tttttgccgt cgtagatata gaaacccttg ccgcttttgc
    50521 gcccgaacca accctgttca cacactcggt cggcaatctc gacatagcgc tcttcgtccg
    50581 gacggaactc ggcctgacgt ttgcgcgtgg cccatccgat gtcctgcccc gccagatcgg
    50641 acacggcgaa cggccccatg gcaaagccga aatcttcgag tgcagcgtcg atcttttcga
    50701 aaggtgcccc gtccagctgc atataggccg aggacttgcg ataatgtgcc agaatgcggt
    50761 ttcctatgaa gccatcacac accgcagatc ggaccgcgac cttgcgcaat ttcttcgcca
    50821 gcctgaagct ggttgccacg atctccgggg cggtgtcttt gccgacgaca acctccagca
    50881 atcgcatcac atgcgcgggc gagaagaaat gcaacccgat cacgtcctgc ggtcggtttg
    50941 tcgaggccgc aatttcattc acatccagat acgaagtgtt ggtcgccaga atagcacctt
    51001 gtttgcaaat atgatccagc ttgccaaaga cctcgcgctt gacatccatg gattcaaata
    51061 ccgcttcgat caccacatcc acatcggcaa gcgcggacat atcggtggtg caagtcagtt
    51121 tcgccagcgt cgcatcgcgc tgttccgcgt tcagcttgcc gcgtttcaca gcaccctcga
    51181 ggttcttggt tatcgtatcg cgcgcgaagg ccacgcggcc ctcttccatc tcgatgaggg
    51241 tgaccggcat cccggccaga agcatcgcag tggcaatgcc cgaccccatg gtaccgccgc
    51301 cgatcacccc accggtttgc aaatcccgcg cctcggcctt ggattcgggg atatgagaaa
    51361 cggcccgttc ggcaaaaaag gcgtgtttca ggcccttatg ggcattgctc gccatagcct
    51421 cggtgaatag acgccgctct tcttttagtc catcagacag cggcaagttg ctggcctcgg
    51481 ccgctttcaa ggcacgttcc gcgacctcgc cccttgtctt tgcgcggaag gcgtccagat
    51541 cgttagtggt tatgcggttt tcaagatgcg ccgttactcg gggcgtaagc gcgccgtcca
    51601 aaacctgccg gccggcggcc agagcgacct cagccgggac gccatcctgc agatcatcca
    51661 acagtccggc ctctaacgcg gcctcggcgg aaatcggttt ccccgaggtg atcatggtca
    51721 gcgcggtcat cccttcgacc agccgcggta ggcgctgcgt gccgccagca ccgggcagaa
    51781 gacccagatt gacctcgggc agacccaact taagaccctt gatcccgacc cgtgcctcac
    51841 agctcagcgc gatctcaaga ccgccgccca aggtcgtgcc gtgcaatacg cagacaatgg
    51901 gcttggcgct ggcctcaagg atttcgcaaa cttcaggcag cataggctgt ttcggaggtt
    51961 ggccgaattc ccgaatgtcg gcgcccgcca caaaggtgcg gcccgccgca taaagcgcga
    52021 tgaccttgac gcgaacgtcc tcctccagtt cgcgcaccgc attcaccaac ccgatgcgca
    52081 catcaatccc cgccgcattg actggcgggt tgtcgatttt caccagcgca acctgacctt
    52141 cgagctttgt ttcaactgct gccataaaaa cctcctgtta tcaaccacat atgcctaggc
    52201 tgcgccccag cgtttgtacc gtgtcgcgca gtttcggccc cacgatctgt tccagtttct
    52261 cgcgatccaa ctcagacgtg ttggccccgc aaagaaacgc aaagggcggc gcaccggggg
    52321 cggggctgaa gggaactgca caggcgttga cggcccggtt ccacccgccc agagacgaca
    52381 catagcccat gctttccaac tgttcgcgat ccgtgcgcac ctgatctgtt tcccgcgctt
    52441 gcgcaggttc cacggccagg atggcccggc ccgccgcgct ttgttccatc ggaatgcgat
    52501 gcccttcact caaccatagt gacgacgcgt ttcgcggtcg ccagcagcgc gtcagcatca
    52561 ccgcgtcgcc gttgcgcatg gtcagggcga ccagaacgcc ggtgtcatcg gccaactgct
    52621 gcatgatgtt ttcggccatc ggcaaaaagg acaatcccgc ccgcgctgtg taccccagcg
    52681 ccatgaccga gggccccagc cggtacgcct cggacgggtg caactgttct agaaacccca
    52741 tcgaggccag cgtgaacgtc atccgcgcca cggtcgaggg cggcataccc gtgcgccggg
    52801 ccagttcgcg gttgcccagc gatgcatcgt cgggcttgaa cgcctgcatg atccgcaacc
    52861 ccttggccag ggtcgcggcg aagcggcggt ctcgttccgc gtccggcatc cggcttagac
    52921 gcgctcgagg atcagcgcga tcccctgccc tacgccaatg cacatggaca gacaggcata
    52981 gcgcccgccg gtttcctcaa gatagcgcat agcggttagg atgatccgcg cacctgacgc
    53041 gcccagcgga tgcccaaccg caatcgcgcc tccgttcggg ttcaggcggc tgtcagcggg
    53101 gtccaggtcc agatgtttgc agcaggacag aacctgcgcg gcgaatgcct cgttaatctc
    53161 gatcaggtcc atgtcgttca tggtcagtcc cgcgcggtcc aaggcctttg ggatggccag
    53221 agccggcccg atccccatga tccggggcgg cacgcctgcg atagcaccgg ccacgatacg
    53281 ggcgcgtggc ttggcacggt cggtcttggc gccgatcatc agcatcgccg cgccgtcatt
    53341 gacgcccgag gcgttggccg ccgtcgtcac accttcggga aagatcgtgc gcagcgatgc
    53401 cattttctca agctgtacat ccgggcgagg atgttcgtcc tgcgtcacct catgggtcgc
    53461 gcctttacgg cctttgatcg tgatcggagt gatctcggca tcaaagaacc cccgcgcgcg
    53521 ggcggtttcg aaccggacct gagaggcgta tccaaactga tccgaggctt cgcgggtgat
    53581 ctggtaatcc tgcgccagat tgtcggcggt ctggggcatt ggatattcgc catgcatctg
    53641 ggcaatgcgc ggattgggaa accgcgcacc aatggcactg tcgtagattt gcgtctgacg
    53701 ggcataggga gtttcagatt tggctattgt gaagggtgcg cgggtcatgc tttcgacacc
    53761 gcccgccaca tacaaaggcg cctcgcccac cgtgaccgac cgcgccgcgt ccagcgccgc
    53821 cgacatgccc gaaccacaca ggcggttgac ggtttgcccc ccgacctcga ccggcagacc
    53881 ggccagcaga gcgctgtagc gggcgacatt gcggctgtct tcgcccgact ggcagacatt
    53941 gcccagaatg acatcctcaa tctcagcagc atcaaaagca ctgcgctgaa ccagcgcctc
    54001 cagcacctgt gcggccagat cgtcgggccg aaccgaggcc agcgcaccgc catggcggcc
    54061 aaaagggctg cgcagcccgt catatatgta ggcgtcaagc attcttggcc tcttgatcca
    54121 gttgtgccag ttcgggcgca aaggcctgaa ccagtttgtg tttcagaatt ttccccgtcg
    54181 cggcctctgg caacgcgtcg gtgacaacaa tgtgatgggg gattttgtag cggaccagag
    54241 tttcccccag atgagccttc aactcggcca cggtcgctgg aacgcgtagg gttacaaagg
    54301 ccagcacgtc ctcattccca tcccgcgcgc ggcccacaac tgcggcttgc gtgacggatg
    54361 gatgggcgtt cagcgcggct tcgatctcgg gcgggtaaac gttgaagccg gaatggatga
    54421 tgacctcttt gcagcgccct acgatgtaga tgcgcccgtc ttcctctatt cgcgccagat
    54481 caccagtgcg caggaagccg tccggggtaa aggcctgcgc ggttgcttcc tggttacggt
    54541 aatatccctt catgatgtta cgtccacgcg ccagcaactc gccgactccg tccgcgccgg
    54601 gattgtccaa ccgcacgtcg atccccggca aagcaggacc taccgagtcg tcctgcggcg
    54661 ggttctcggg ctgcgtggtg gcaatgcccg gagacccctc agtcagacca tagccgttat
    54721 ggatcggaca accgaatatc cgctcgaccc ggcgcttcca gcttgggtcc agaggcgagc
    54781 cccccgaaga caggtagcgc aatccactgt ccacgcggtc tatgccgttg tctttgcaat
    54841 gtttgaggat caacgcaaac atctgcggca cgcccgacag catcgttgca ccgctgtgca
    54901 gcccagcgat cacctgcacc ggatcgaacc ggggttgaaa ccgcaggcag ccgcccgcca
    54961 gaaacgtggt caggatgatc gaggaaaacc cgaaaatatg tgtccccggc agaaccacca
    55021 gcgactgatc ggccgccgtt gcttgccgtc tctgtttcga ggcgttggcc gtgaacagca
    55081 agttatcatg ggtcagcatc acccctttgg gtgcgccgct ggtgccggaa gtatagagga
    55141 tcgctgccac ctgccccgcg ccggcttcga ccggttcgga cgtttcttcc cgcaaaggtg
    55201 agatcacaag agacccgcag ctcagctgcc ccgacgaaac ggcccccagc cgttgcgcat
    55261 gggcccgcgc agcatcggac acatccgatg tgcaaatcac gcaacgcgcg ccagaatggg
    55321 cgatgaccgt gtcgacctct tgttcggtcg cgcgcgcatt cagcgggacg atccacgcgt
    55381 ccaagtcact gagcgcgaga acaactgccg cataagtggc gcagttctcg gccagtacaa
    55441 caacccggtc gcccggacgc acgccatgcg cccgtaacat ccgggcggcc tcccttaccg
    55501 cgccccgcaa ctcctcatag ctgagccgcg tttcatcatg gtcgatgatc gccagcgttg
    55561 ccgggtcctt gccgtcgatc aagtggtgaa ttcggtgcaa cgcattctcc tcagatgcgg
    55621 tgcgactgtt ctagcaatcc gtcagaaagg cgtcaatatt cggcactctg ttccgcaatg
    55681 cagaacaaaa actcgtcaga atacctcaaa aaggcccgcc gcgcccattc cgccaccgat
    55741 acacatggtt gccacggcat atttcgcccc gcggcgtcgg ccctcgatca gcaggtggcc
    55801 ggccatccgc gcgccggtca tcccaaacgg atgcccgatc gagatcgagc cgccattcac
    55861 attacaaatc tcaggatcaa tccccagcgt ttgacggcaa tacagcgctt gcgaggcgaa
    55921 agcctcgttc aactcccaca ggtcgatgtc atccaccttc aatccatgac gtttcagcag
    55981 gcgcggcacg gcaaaaaccg ggccaatgcc catctcatct ggctcgcacc cggcaacggc
    56041 aaaccccatg aacgcaccca acggctccag cccttcccgc gccgcgaaac ccgagtccac
    56101 caccacacag gctgacgacc catcggacag ttgcgacgcg ttccccgccg tcacgaattg
    56161 gtccgcaccg cgcaccggct ctaacccggc cagaccttcg agcgtcgtgt tcggccgatt
    56221 gcaatcgtcc cgatcaatag tcacggcttt ttcagagatt tcgcccgttt ccttgtcttt
    56281 gacccgttgc accgcctgca tcggcacgat ctcgtcgtcg aacttaccgg cggcctgggc
    56341 agcggcggtg cgcttctggc tttccaacgc cagttcgtcc tgcgcttcac gggtgacacc
    56401 atagcgcgcg gccacgatat cagcggtttc gatcatggtt agataaacgt cgggcttatg
    56461 ttccaacagc cacgggtcgc ggtcaaaagg ccccggtgtc tgatccctta gcgtgatgga
    56521 ttccacccca cccgcaatcg cggcaggcac cccgtcctgc accactgcat gcgctgccat
    56581 ggcaatcgcc tgcaagcccg aggaacagaa ccggttgatg gtcgtcgcgc ccacggtcac
    56641 gggcaaccct gcgcgcagca cggattggcg ggctatattt gcgccggtcg tgccttcggg
    56701 aaacccgcaa ccgatgaagg cgtcttcgat caaggcagga tcaacgccgg cgcgatcaac
    56761 cgcgtgttgg atcgaatgcc ccatcaaaga ggccccaaac gtgttgttaa acccaccccg
    56821 gaaggacttg gccaaacccg tgcgggcggt tgaaaccaga acggctcgtt tcatctgttg
    56881 ggttctcctt ttgctttacg tgtttggcga caccctcgct ttgtagcaag atttgcattc
    56941 cgcccggatc aatcccggct aaaagcggcc aagcgatctg tgatgatctc gtgggcatcc
    57001 gacatgatcc gatcaatcag ttcctgacag gtagggatgt catggattaa ccccgcaacc
    57061 atcccgcagg accacgcgcc tgcatccatc tcaccatctt gcatgacgcg cggatagaca
    57121 cctgcgactt cattcatgat gtcctcgaat tgtagctccg tacccttggc acgctccgtt
    57181 tccaaaacac gttcgacggc tgtgttggtc agaacgcgct cagtgttgcg caaggggcgc
    57241 atgacaaggc gtgtgtccag ttccgaggcc gcgacgatgg catccttgac gttctgatgc
    57301 accggagctt ctttcgtggc gatgaaccgc gtacccagat tgatcccgtc cgcccccatc
    57361 gaaagcgaag ccacaagact gcgcccatcc gcctgcccgc ccgatgcgac aaaggggatc
    57421 tccagttcat ccgctgcgcg cggcaacaag atcatgttcg ggatatcatc ctcgcccgga
    57481 tgaccgccgc attcaaaccc gtcgaccgac accgcatcgc agccgatctc ttgcgctttc
    57541 agcgaatggc gaaccgacgt gcatttgtgg atgaccttga tcccggcctc tttgaggtag
    57601 ggcatcacct gcacaggatt gcgtccggcc gtttcgacaa tctgcacccc gccatcgatg
    57661 attgttttga tgatggccgg gtagtcgggc gcgtttaccg ttggcagaaa ggtgacattg
    57721 accgcgatag gcttgtcggt catgtccttg cagcgcgcga tctcattggc cagatctttg
    57781 ggtgtctttt gtgtcagtgc agtgatcgtc cccagcccgc ccgcgtttga gaccgcagcc
    57841 gccagttctg caaaacccac gtaatgcatc cccccctgca tgatggggtg ttggatgccg
    57901 aacagctcgg taattctggt tttcatactc tgcccttcga atttaatttt cgatcgttct
    57961 atctgtcatc tatgccaaag aaccgtcttg ggaacaggtt ctgcctcaag actgtatgat
    58021 cagtctattt ccggaactct gtccttggga atgcgcgcgc cgaagtgccg gatagcttcg
    58081 cccgccgtcc tctgccccca atgaactgcc ttttcctgat cacagccttt gaaccgagcg
    58141 gaaagatatc cagcgttgaa tgcgtctccg gcacctgatg tgtcgcgaac accatccacg
    58201 gattgggtcg gaacttcgct cagatgatcg tcgcaaaacg ccgtcagagc cgcggcgcca
    58261 tttttgactg caatttcaac gacgccagcg cgacgcaaac ggtcaactgt ctgaaccggc
    58321 gactcgtcgc cccacagggc gctttcatcg tcaaagctgg gcagagcgat atcggtgagc
    58381 gtattgaacc tggccagaac gttccgcgtt tcgtcagcag acctccatag tcgcgggcgc
    58441 acgttagggt cgaatgacac gatcgctccc tgcgcccgcg ccttggtcaa agcttcaaac
    58501 agagtttcac gggcgggctc agacaaaatg gccagtgtaa tacccgacag atggatcagc
    58561 cccgaaccgg tcacggcctg ttccagccat tccagatcgt cagcgaataa ccgcgccgct
    58621 gacgtatccc gccaatactg aaaactgcgc tcaaccccat caagctcaat catgtaaaga
    58681 cccatcgtac gagcctctga tcgaccaatg cccgagacat ccagcccgtc ctgctgcgac
    58741 tgctcgacaa aagcatctga aacggaatcc atgccaactt tggtaacaaa cccgacatcg
    58801 gccgcatccc caagtagttg tgccatgtgc caagcggtgt tgaacgtatc gccggcaaag
    58861 ccccggcgat aggtttcgtt gcctatatcc gccatttcga tcatcgcttc gccgatagcg
    58921 agcgcctttc gggatccaaa cgctaacact gggcaacctc caattcgggc tttccgccgg
    58981 gcggccgcgc gccgcagatt ttatctggca aaagaaacgc cttcgcgatg cgagaacggg
    59041 ccaaaaaata ctcagcgatt ccgccactca catgcgggtt catcattcaa aattccaacg
    59101 gattgatggc gataacaacc ttgtatcgtc aatgtatcgc aatcgacaac ggtttcttgt
    59161 agcgcgccct ttcagaccca tcgaccatgg gccctggacc acgagaaatc cagacccgtc
    59221 agcatggcca ttttttagaa gacgttgtgg tcctgtttga tcatatctgc agccttttca
    59281 ccgatcatga tcgacggcgc gtttgtgttt gatgagttga cagctggcat gatcgacgca
    59341 tctgcgaccc gcagcccctc gatcccgttg aagcgcaaac gcgggttcag aacagctccg
    59401 gtatcgctgc ccatccggca agtgccggcg caatggtgtg aggttttgga atgttcgcag
    59461 atgaaattga aatagtcttc gtccgtgcgc acatccggcc ccggaaggcg ttcggccaga
    59521 atgtagggtt tcagcgcctc ctgtgccaga atttgctgca ccaatttcag cccgcgaacg
    59581 gacatctcac gatcataagg atctgacagg taattcggat cgatcagagg catgtcggcg
    59641 ggattatcac tgcgcaaccg aaccgatccc cgtgaccgtg gccgcaaatg acaggcgttc
    59701 agcgtcacac cgccatttgg cattgctgct acaccggctt cgatcccggt gccaaggccc
    59761 agatgcatct ggatatcggg tgagcgggcg ttttcatctg cataccagaa cccacccgtc
    59821 tcaaacaggc tggaggcaac cgggcccttg cgcgtgagca ggtattgcaa agccgccagc
    59881 gctgacagat gcggcttggc atagcggtca taggtatgcg ggcccgtaac ctcgcatatc
    59941 gcatagaggt ccagatgatc ctgcaaattc gccccgacat tgggctggtc atagacgaca
    60001 tcagttccca aagctctcag cgcctccgcc ggaccaatac ccgaaagttg caacaaccgg
    60061 ggcgagccga tggcccccga ggacaggatc acctcggcct cggcgacgat tttgcggccg
    60121 tccagcaatt cgacgcccgt tgccctaccg ttttcaaccg tgatccggcg cacctgcgcg
    60181 tgtgtctgaa tggtcaggtt gggccgcgac cgtatgggcg caagaaaggc catcgcggca
    60241 gaggaccgac gcgcactgcg ctgggtcagt tgatagtacc ccgccccgtc ctgcttggcc
    60301 ccattcacat ccgttgtctt tggtataccc aactgaccgg cggcctcgat aaacgcatcg
    60361 cagatcggca gaggggctgc gggcatggaa acccccagcg ggccgccttg gccgtggaac
    60421 tctcccccat atgtgtcatt gtcttcggat ttcttgaaat aaggcagaac gtccgcgtaa
    60481 ccccaaccct cgcagcccat ctgacgccag tcatcatagt cctgtgccgc tccgcgggtg
    60541 tagatttggg cattgatggc cgaaccacca ccgatcacct tggcctgtgt ataggtgaac
    60601 accttgccct gcatgtgctg ctgcggcacg gtgctccacc cccatgaccc aatgccttta
    60661 gtcatcttgg cgaagcctgc gggcagatgg aacaaggggt gacggtcgcc gcctccggcc
    60721 tcaagcagca ggaccctcag atcggggttt tccgaaaggc gtgcggcgat gacggacccg
    60781 gcagaccccc cgcctacgac gataaagtcg tagccggtt
//
