# Supplementary material for: Decoding coral resistance to eutrophication through the association of hyper‑efficient denitrifiers as key microbial allies
Source: Nat Commun. 2026 May 19;17:3938. doi: 10.1038/s41467-026-72571-w (PMC13187470; doi:10.1038/s41467-026-72571-w)
Supplement: Supplementary file 21 — Source Data [file 41467_2026_72571_MOESM21_ESM.zip › Source Data/FigureS6/AG7_denitrification.gbk]

LOCUS       contig00018            40102 bp    DNA              UNK 01-JAN-1980
DEFINITION  Genus species strain strain.
ACCESSION   contig00018
VERSION     contig00018
KEYWORDS    .
SOURCE      .
  ORGANISM  .
            .
FEATURES             Location/Qualifiers
     CDS             complement(167..454)
                     /locus_tag="AG7_03563"
                     /inference="ab initio prediction:Prodigal:002006"
                     /codon_start=1
                     /transl_table=11
                     /product="hypothetical protein"
                     /translation="MSAISSFAKYSLRRRPNSLTSAWLVLLALSLASTLLTLMKTPGEL
                     IAGGILLLALIKARVILARYLDLAESPGWLRGFTIVLTGFSAVIFALYLI"
     gene            complement(167..454)
                     /locus_tag="AG7_03563"
     CDS             complement(460..1008)
                     /gene="ctaE_2"
                     /locus_tag="AG7_03564"
                     /EC_number="1.9.3.1"
                     /inference="ab initio prediction:Prodigal:002006"
                     /inference="similar to AA sequence:UniProtKB:Q9AEL8"
                     /codon_start=1
                     /transl_table=11
                     /product="Cytochrome c oxidase subunit 3"
                     /db_xref="COG:COG1845"
                     /translation="MSETSFIDELPGELLMWVLIISELLVFGAGLIAFMGVRLTDPAGF
                     AEAQSHLYRTGAAFNTAILVTSGYLAAQALNWRRAAFRFKARLALTGAAVLGIAFLVVK
                     SVEYAGKAGQGITYETHPFFMFYYLLTGFHAAHVLAGVGILLLVAWRDDPRNIEAGAQF
                     WHMVDLVWILLFPVIYLLG"
     gene            complement(460..1008)
                     /locus_tag="AG7_03564"
                     /gene="ctaE_2"
     CDS             complement(1005..2927)
                     /locus_tag="AG7_03565"
                     /inference="ab initio prediction:Prodigal:002006"
                     /codon_start=1
                     /transl_table=11
                     /product="hypothetical protein"
                     /translation="MVKIDFEPWEPEETIGKLWHTLASRLDAPQVHDGAAVDLSEVAGR
                     LAVLFRGLGGGPGVELRPVSPEVSHHRLSWRRRLATEVELMPRASFDGEVLRLPDRLAV
                     FPAREANGALYVWLAAAAAHAGTRIDEDDPLRADLRALIAAQRMVDTTLDDAPGLRPLY
                     TELCKGVLHRRDIPNLPPIEDAVEELIRHKLGDPQPLSAKAEQLLTLDEDLIAPRGYQP
                     MRPVPLWPELRAVGFSEHNEVENPETEGPPEESGEKTHRARRRKSDQAERSDSFILHKF
                     EAILSWAEFLNINRRIDDDDPDNAKKAADDQEEIGLGQISKAPPTRLKLHLDLAPEDVN
                     RERLSGRILYPEWDVRSGRYLPDHVNVLLSDADIRDDAAAFGKDPATARRIRAVKRQFE
                     ALRPGRVMTRGHLDGDQLDIEAAVRAETDRMASGESNDRIWQQSRPEARDLAVSILLDV
                     SRSTESAVTGRAVIDIEREALAALAWGLNACGDDFAIHAFSSLKRQRVYIQRCKRFDEP
                     MGARVEQRIASLRPGHYTRLGAAIRHCSKDLASQTRKRRLLLVITDGKPNDLDHYEGRH
                     GIEDTCMAVREARRAGQSIFGVTIDKTGKSWFPRMFGQGGFAVIPDPHRLTMALPQIYR
                     QLVGA"
     gene            complement(1005..2927)
                     /locus_tag="AG7_03565"
     CDS             complement(2937..3746)
                     /gene="nirQ"
                     /locus_tag="AG7_03566"
                     /inference="ab initio prediction:Prodigal:002006"
                     /inference="similar to AA sequence:UniProtKB:Q02441"
                     /codon_start=1
                     /transl_table=11
                     /product="Denitrification regulatory protein NirQ"
                     /db_xref="COG:COG0714"
                     /translation="MDGSIKLKEGAANAPFYLPQGDECDVFTAAYNNDLPVLLKGPTGC
                     GKTRFVAHMAAKLGRPLYTVACHDDLAAADLIGRYLLKGGETVWVDGPLTRAVREGAIC
                     YLDEVVEARKDVTVVLHPLTDDRRILPIDRTGEELEAAPGFMLVASYNPGYQNILKTLK
                     PSTRQRFISLEFDFPSAQMEAEVVAQESGLPLERCKPLVRLAGKLRGLKGQDLEEGVST
                     RLVVYAATLIAQGMSTDRAILAAMIEPLTDDEDIKRGLLDLVTAVFG"
     gene            complement(2937..3746)
                     /locus_tag="AG7_03566"
                     /gene="nirQ"
     CDS             complement(3752..5119)
                     /gene="norB"
                     /locus_tag="AG7_03567"
                     /EC_number="1.7.2.5"
                     /inference="ab initio prediction:Prodigal:002006"
                     /inference="similar to AA sequence:UniProtKB:P98008"
                     /codon_start=1
                     /transl_table=11
                     /product="Nitric oxide reductase subunit B"
                     /translation="MKYESQKIAYAYFAVAMALFAIQVIGGLLAGFIYVFPNFLSELLP
                     FNIVRMLHTNALIVWLILGFFGAAYFLIPEEAEREIHSPKLAYLQLIILVVGTLGVVLT
                     YVFNLFEGNWLLGKEGREFLEQPKWVKAGIVVAALMFLYNVSMTVLKGKKTAITNILLL
                     GLWGLALLFLFAFYNPGNLSLDKQYWWYVVHLWVEGVWELIMASILAYLMLKLTGVDRE
                     VVEKWLYVIVAAALFSGILGTGHHYYWIGTPGYWQWIGSIFSSLEVIPFFAMMAFAFVM
                     VWKGRRDHPNKAALLWSLGCATLAFFGAGVWGFLHTLHGVNYYTHGTQITAAHGHLAFY
                     GAYVCLNLAIFSYAMPILKNRDPYNQVLNMGSFWLMTSGMVFMTFVLTFGGTVQTHMQR
                     VVGDYFMDVQDQIAIFYWMRLGSGIVVVLGALLFIYSIWVPRKEVIEPGAAETPAE"
     gene            complement(3752..5119)
                     /locus_tag="AG7_03567"
                     /gene="norB"
     CDS             complement(5136..5585)
                     /gene="norC"
                     /locus_tag="AG7_03568"
                     /inference="ab initio prediction:Prodigal:002006"
                     /inference="similar to AA sequence:UniProtKB:Q52527"
                     /codon_start=1
                     /transl_table=11
                     /product="Nitric oxide reductase subunit C"
                     /db_xref="COG:COG2010"
                     /translation="MREVMTKSMARNIFYGGSLFFILIFLALSAHSHLYIVNSENAAKL
                     DESVVRGKHVWEKHACINCHTILGEGAYFAPEVGNVMTRWGVLDDPESAFESLKGWMEA
                     QPTGIPGRRQMPQFNLSDEEIRDLTNFLIWTDNIDAQDWPPNEAG"
     gene            complement(5136..5585)
                     /locus_tag="AG7_03568"
                     /gene="norC"
     CDS             5852..6958
                     /locus_tag="AG7_03569"
                     /inference="ab initio prediction:Prodigal:002006"
                     /codon_start=1
                     /transl_table=11
                     /product="hypothetical protein"
                     /translation="MANYSYIGYTPGVITVNTIGPDTVTLDVNFDPDTDRRLFSVTDAA
                     GGFIQNGGGAPVVDTGDVFNGDRFDDEDGDDLTQTGTITTLDGSTTFLSGSIYLEESYI
                     LSKPGGGTITVYRVEVDGVLGGYITSEPLVPGTTYSMNIVNVTPTNAPDTTDPAAIIDV
                     PCFAAGTLIMTPEGPMPIEDLKVGDMVVTADNGPQHIRWIGTRNLSHEELVKKPKLLPI
                     LIKAGALGCDLPKRDLLVSPQHRMLVRSRIAVRMFDAEEILVPAHILVASPGISVADDT
                     VSVTYFHLLFDRHEIIYAEGAQSESLFVGAQALSSVPPEARAEIFDLFPELETPMYVPQ
                     AVRHIPENGRRARALVSRHVKNERPLIF"
     gene            5852..6958
                     /locus_tag="AG7_03569"
     CDS             complement(6986..8182)
                     /locus_tag="AG7_03570"
                     /inference="ab initio prediction:Prodigal:002006"
                     /codon_start=1
                     /transl_table=11
                     /product="hypothetical protein"
                     /translation="MSSAISRIFSEGFRVFFLSAGLYGVFAGVAWGIWLASLDGLLPYD
                     EQSYGMPPVMWHAHEMIFGYATAALGGFFLTAVPNWTGTPEVRARFVTVVALIWMAGRL
                     VVWLSGSLSPIAVAIIDLSFVPILVLKIASQLVRRPKPQNMIFLYLLSLVWLANLMVHL
                     EWIGLTTDTLNTGVRAGLLTLCSMIAILGGRITPAFTRNAMKRDGVPEALWPVSNAVLE
                     KAVMALALMLPLLVLTLGSVSLAGICALLLGGAQLMRMARWRAGWALRQPILIALHLGL
                     MMLALGLLLWGSAVIGYGNEIGALHILGIGCVGGMTLAVMSRAALGHSGRPLVAPSPMA
                     VGYGLMAAAALVRWLGSGLAGGYMTAMLTADGLWIAAIGLYLFAMWPALTGPRAAKHG"
     gene            complement(6986..8182)
                     /locus_tag="AG7_03570"
     CDS             8426..10102
                     /gene="nirS_1"
                     /locus_tag="AG7_03571"
                     /EC_number="1.7.2.1"
                     /inference="ab initio prediction:Prodigal:002006"
                     /inference="similar to AA sequence:UniProtKB:P24040"
                     /codon_start=1
                     /transl_table=11
                     /product="Nitrite reductase"
                     /translation="MSLGISYNKTGRAFGVGLAMLLGSVAAPAFADEPTLSDEAFEASK
                     QLYFEQCAGCHGVLRKGATGKNLEPHWKKTAADGTVTEGGTLKLGQERLEKIIAWGTEG
                     GMNNFSDIMSEQEIKDMATYIMMEAPKPPEMSLEQMKATRKVYVEEADYPTEPLHGRNW
                     ENFFVVIERDVGKVAVIDGDTKEVLTHIPTGYAVHVLKASEHHNITEPETPGRFWYTMG
                     RDGKMTKIDLWQTPDKMLVSEVKIAYDARDVAVSGDGKYVIGGGYWPPHFAIVDAQTME
                     PVKVVSTRGTNVDGEYVEEARVAAIYTTPNEPTWIVAVKELGQLWQVDYTDLDNLRIDK
                     INSAKFLHDGFFDPTGRYFQIAANASNKMVVVDTETHKLEAMIDTAALPHPGPGANWID
                     PNCGPVAGTTHLGVGTVTVWGNDPEGHPDQAWKTCYEVETDGPGLFVRTHPNSDYIWAD
                     QTKHPEPEIQQSVQVISKETGEIVKTIQITEDEGSAAVHFEFNADGTEVWVSKWNLSDS
                     KEPNGQIVIFDAKTLEEIGRIDGLYAPTGKFNVYNRSNHVT"
     gene            8426..10102
                     /locus_tag="AG7_03571"
                     /gene="nirS_1"
     CDS             10227..12014
                     /locus_tag="AG7_03572"
                     /inference="ab initio prediction:Prodigal:002006"
                     /codon_start=1
                     /transl_table=11
                     /product="hypothetical protein"
                     /translation="MTSEPDKKKPIWRRYFLWGMPVAGIAAAFAAGIIFWGGFNTAMEA
                     TNTKEFCVSCHEMRDFVYAEYQGTIHDVNRSGVGAVCSDCHVPKDWTHKIIRKIKASKE
                     LYGKMVGTINTREKFEAKRIHLAMNEWERMKSTDSRECRNCHDFESMMPEFQRPRARQQ
                     HLNAMETGQTCIDCHKGIAHSNIRDRATDEYLEELEAPNPAFIRQIPPEYLASLERIEA
                     KEAAEAEAEKAAKKAQQEAVQAQIAAAVDAAVAEERATAATDGSTTPAGSESRDVGGNI
                     EWNAVASAELKLFYPGQASFEWVQNGKTHGGARPLTKGGDQCSTCHAKELDAIGNKIVA
                     GGELEPTPIPGKRGVIDATVQAAHDDENLYIRLQWPDSGHNPAPFVDGGKMDPENQIKV
                     AMMITGTGIELGDQVGCWASCHADNTYMPFAPEADAIAANGDVSGRLTAQDTVTKYLSE
                     SRTEIEIKGRGGKALGGWDKLQAAEQIEQYLADGTYLDLMRVYADGSATNGYLLEQRVV
                     NDGEIAASANLSGGVWTVVFTRPLNSGAPGDIPLEAGRTYTVGFAIHDDFANARFHHVT
                     LNTSLALDDDSALINVVKQ"
     gene            10227..12014
                     /locus_tag="AG7_03572"
     CDS             12070..12471
                     /gene="petE"
                     /locus_tag="AG7_03573"
                     /inference="ab initio prediction:Prodigal:002006"
                     /inference="protein motif:HAMAP:MF_00566"
                     /codon_start=1
                     /transl_table=11
                     /product="Plastocyanin"
                     /translation="MKPHRLLPALLLLAAPAWSDETAEICAEAEERYVELFGHPSASVE
                     DAKVVLMYNYNFCPFELTVKAGTTVRWVNVDKRTSHSVLLKDGSEPESDRLFPEETVEI
                     TFLTPGPQDYLCGPHWETQNMIGMITVEP"
     gene            12070..12471
                     /locus_tag="AG7_03573"
                     /gene="petE"
     CDS             12672..13433
                     /gene="sumT_3"
                     /locus_tag="AG7_03574"
                     /EC_number="2.1.1.107"
                     /inference="ab initio prediction:Prodigal:002006"
                     /inference="similar to AA sequence:UniProtKB:O34744"
                     /codon_start=1
                     /transl_table=11
                     /product="Uroporphyrinogen-III C-methyltransferase"
                     /db_xref="COG:COG0007"
                     /translation="MSGKVFLIGAGPGDPELMTLRALRMLQEADVVVYDRLVSADILNL
                     HAEGARLIPVGKAPKCHTVPQDRINEILLEEASAGHTVARLKGGDPMIFGRGSEEAAYL
                     MAHGVAVEYAPGITAAQGASCSTGVPLTHRGLATSVQYVTGHRQADKVLDLDWKRLADP
                     DTTLVVYMGVANIGQIAMGLMTENLPGSTPVLAIGNATTPDESRLVSRLDQLANDVRTS
                     GLKAPTLFIIGKVVSLYAEQPVADILERAHG"
     gene            12672..13433
                     /locus_tag="AG7_03574"
                     /gene="sumT_3"
     CDS             13426..13809
                     /locus_tag="AG7_03575"
                     /inference="ab initio prediction:Prodigal:002006"
                     /codon_start=1
                     /transl_table=11
                     /product="hypothetical protein"
                     /translation="MAKLGCRKHVPCPAPNRNVPGRTGWVARTFLTTAVLAATSAFAAD
                     VIDPNALKRLVHQDCGSCHGLSLKGGLGPDLRSKTLEHYDAEVLTGVILDGIPDTAMPP
                     WRPLISEEEAEWIARYLLEQEAR"
     gene            13426..13809
                     /locus_tag="AG7_03575"
     CDS             13806..14951
                     /locus_tag="AG7_03576"
                     /inference="ab initio prediction:Prodigal:002006"
                     /codon_start=1
                     /transl_table=11
                     /product="hypothetical protein"
                     /translation="MKYLILSLAATLMMTAAQAEPMATGDLGLVIERASGSVLLVDQSD
                     RAALARIEGLGDLSHASLVYSPDERFAYVFGRDGGLTKVDIVTRQIVNRVVQSGNAIGG
                     AISDDGTLVAVSNYEPGGVRVFDAQTLEMVADIPTGSKTIGLVDAPGRRFVFTMWDTGE
                     TWIADFAQGAPEITRITDIGKNPYDALITANGRTYIAGLFGEDGLTALDLWSDNPEPIR
                     VLPGYGRGQEEMPVYKMPHLEGWALTGSEFVLPAVGHHEVLWVDAATLTETGRTQTHGQ
                     PVFAMARPDGRQVWVNFAHPLNDTIQVIDTVSKQIIHEFKPGPAVLHMEFTPRGHEVWI
                     SVRDANKVMVYDTRSFEKLREIEAESPSGIFFTARAHKTGL"
     gene            13806..14951
                     /locus_tag="AG7_03576"
     CDS             14955..15944
                     /locus_tag="AG7_03577"
                     /inference="ab initio prediction:Prodigal:002006"
                     /codon_start=1
                     /transl_table=11
                     /product="hypothetical protein"
                     /translation="MQHITDPIDRRLLDEFQRDFPVIERPFQVLGNAVGLDESEVIHRL
                     TRMRTTGRITRVGATITPGVVTASTLAAVSVPEERLEEVAALIDAEPGVNHNYQREDAW
                     NLWFVATGPDRAHVDDTLTRISRVTGLRVLDLRLVRPFNVDLGFRMIGGVKTVPTARQV
                     DASAMREGDRCLLQTLSSGLSLVAEPYADLAHSLNRDVDDVMARVIALHTAGIISRLGV
                     IVRHRALGWSANAMVVWDLPAEQIDTAGPALAAFPGVTLCYERNPVPGVWPYRLYSMIH
                     ARSRSEALDVLARATALPELTGARNKVLFSTRCFKQTGALIQTKEVAA"
     gene            14955..15944
                     /locus_tag="AG7_03577"
     CDS             15941..16390
                     /locus_tag="AG7_03578"
                     /inference="ab initio prediction:Prodigal:002006"
                     /codon_start=1
                     /transl_table=11
                     /product="hypothetical protein"
                     /translation="MTLDQTDRAILNRMQDDLPLVSHPYATVAKELGLTEAELLARLTR
                     MKESRVITRFGPFFDAAAMGGAFCLCAMAVPAGEFEAVLTKVNAHPEVAHNYERTHRLN
                     MWFVLATETPEGIEAAAVAIERETGIEVLCFPKLQEFYIGFRVAA"
     gene            15941..16390
                     /locus_tag="AG7_03578"
     CDS             16387..16869
                     /locus_tag="AG7_03579"
                     /inference="ab initio prediction:Prodigal:002006"
                     /codon_start=1
                     /transl_table=11
                     /product="hypothetical protein"
                     /translation="MIDATDRQIIQAIQGGLPLVSAPYAQVADDLGMQEADLLERLSAL
                     KARGVIRRIAAAPNHYKLGMTSNGMTVWDVEDDRIAELGAQIGALPFVTHCYERPRALP
                     DWPYNLFAMVHGSDRDEVEEKRAQITAILGDACRAKDILYSTRILKKTGLRLKKKG"
     gene            16387..16869
                     /locus_tag="AG7_03579"
     CDS             16874..18088
                     /gene="pqqE"
                     /locus_tag="AG7_03580"
                     /EC_number="1.21.98.4"
                     /inference="ab initio prediction:Prodigal:002006"
                     /inference="protein motif:HAMAP:MF_00660"
                     /codon_start=1
                     /transl_table=11
                     /product="PqqA peptide cyclase"
                     /translation="MFRLTEYMHQLVKPTPVRKRRPGPVKPVVIWNLTRRCNLKCRHCY
                     TVSADVAFPGELSHEQAMVTLEDLGQFRVPALILSGGEPLDRFDFFDIAKRARNLVPML
                     ALSTNGTRIHDETADMIADVGFNYVGISLDGIGATNDWFRGVEGAFADALRGVRECKRR
                     GIKVGLRFCLTEGTQHHLPDLLQLCDDEGVDKFYLSHLVYAGRGDKNRGEDAEHQRTRK
                     GMDLLLERAWEAASGGRPLDIVTGNNDADAGYFLNWIRAHFDADKAAHVREHLAAWGGN
                     SSGLGVANIDNLGRVHPDTYWSDYTVGNVKTTSFSELWTSDDPMLAMLRTRPRPLKGRC
                     GACELKDVCGGNTRIRALQLTGDPWAEDPACYLTNEEIGVDDAGERLQVTPFRGKSHDP
                     AHQFF"
     gene            16874..18088
                     /locus_tag="AG7_03580"
                     /gene="pqqE"
     CDS             18063..19688
                     /gene="nirS_2"
                     /locus_tag="AG7_03581"
                     /EC_number="1.7.2.1"
                     /inference="ab initio prediction:Prodigal:002006"
                     /inference="similar to AA sequence:UniProtKB:P24474"
                     /codon_start=1
                     /transl_table=11
                     /product="Nitrite reductase"
                     /db_xref="COG:COG2010"
                     /translation="MIRRINSFSSVCSEPSTWAPETPKGASGGSIFEKMKLVLMCSVLG
                     ASGAWADAPTDYAEHCASCHGENRLGGVGPALIPETLQRMRGPRIAAVIAEGRAATQMP
                     AFSHELDALQIEELAGWLKSPLETDPEWGEAHIMNSRTLDDGYIPVEAPVWSSDPMNIT
                     LVVETGDHHVSVLDGDTFEVLDRFETPFAVHGGPKFSPDGRYVFIMSRDGWVQKYDIWA
                     LQQVGRVRAGLNSRNIAMSGDGKWLAVANYLPNSLTLLSTEDLSVAKVIAIKGKAGKSS
                     RVSAVYQAPPRESFVLALKDVPEIWEVFYGANPPQSGLGHDFRIEGQFKNPDPFPVRKI
                     TTPDYLDDFFFDQSYEYVMGAARDGKGGQVIDLVIGHKVADLDLPGMPHLGSGITWKHG
                     DTTVMATPHLTDGTVSVIDMGTWETVKRIKTEGPGFFMRSHENSPFVWADVFFGPNKDA
                     MHVIDKQSLEIIKTLRPAPGKTVAHVEFTKDGRHALVSIWEDDGAVIVYDAQTLEEVRR
                     LPMRKPSGKYNVWNKITFSEGTSH"
     gene            18063..19688
                     /locus_tag="AG7_03581"
                     /gene="nirS_2"
     CDS             19645..19908
                     /locus_tag="AG7_03582"
                     /inference="ab initio prediction:Prodigal:002006"
                     /codon_start=1
                     /transl_table=11
                     /product="hypothetical protein"
                     /translation="MSGTKSPSRKAPATEGKWPVWKLAILLYPATMLTVAINLFLAGLI
                     LHSAGFSAIKPVPAILWSIPLGIPATWLAGRWVRGLMDEADG"
     gene            19645..19908
                     /locus_tag="AG7_03582"
     CDS             19998..20462
                     /locus_tag="AG7_03583"
                     /inference="ab initio prediction:Prodigal:002006"
                     /codon_start=1
                     /transl_table=11
                     /product="hypothetical protein"
                     /translation="MPTFHPSHSLFDRVSRAVCGLVGIFLLLLQMLGPVLASPGESMWV
                     EICSEAGAVWVQVDLEEGDDDPTAPCPKCADCALCVVTTSAPMPGALLSASVGNVQNVR
                     IEHGEQCILYSPKHLWPETRGPPFATREESERAPRASMASTQLIGGAPWS"
     gene            19998..20462
                     /locus_tag="AG7_03583"
     CDS             20453..22630
                     /locus_tag="AG7_03584"
                     /inference="ab initio prediction:Prodigal:002006"
                     /codon_start=1
                     /transl_table=11
                     /product="hypothetical protein"
                     /translation="MVVSRAIHFLLALVLSCSVAISARADSLASFLPDIDPADLAPGAD
                     AFGPARSDVKVAPVLRGGETIAWAFLTSDFVGTTGYSGKPIHVVAAIDADAVLTGVQLV
                     KHSEPIVLIGIPNSRMVELTEGYAGLDLKREAETGGEGHDLDIISGATVTIMVIDDSLV
                     RGGIKVARALGLGGLSPVQAGGPQREVDMAQDAIYDWTTLSGDGSVRRMTLDVGQVNAA
                     FEATGDQRAIKRPEPGEPDDTFIDMHMALVSVPSIGKSLLGEAEYRNLTNWLNEGEQAI
                     LVLGRGAYSFKGSGYVRGGIFDRIQLIQGDSSVRFFDKQQRRLGEVAAPDAPSFTELDI
                     FKIPADAEFDPAEPFRLQLLVQRAVGAVEKTFLTFDLGYKLPEQYLLPVTAPSVVDDAT
                     GEAAAKAALWQRIWKDRTVEIAGLGVMLLVLTATFFFQFHATMNARVFYWFRIGYLTMT
                     LFFIGWYANAQLSVVNLMALAGSLRTGFSWDAFLLDPLVFIQWFAVAAALLFWGRGAYC
                     GWLCPFGALQELTNKIARAFKVPQWTLPWGLNERLWPAKYMIFLGLFGLSFVSIPLAEQ
                     YAEIEPFKTAIILKFMRDWPFVVFALVLLGIGLFIERFYCRYLCPLGGALAIPARIRMF
                     DWLRRYNDCGTPCQTCANECPVQAIHPTGEINPNECVTCLHCQVLYQSEDKCPVVIRQL
                     KRRAKTGSVTPKTPLGQPPANHPNAKPKTVS"
     gene            20453..22630
                     /locus_tag="AG7_03584"
     CDS             22645..24552
                     /gene="nosZ"
                     /locus_tag="AG7_03585"
                     /EC_number="1.7.2.4"
                     /inference="ab initio prediction:Prodigal:002006"
                     /inference="similar to AA sequence:UniProtKB:Q51705"
                     /codon_start=1
                     /transl_table=11
                     /product="Nitrous-oxide reductase"
                     /db_xref="COG:COG4263"
                     /translation="MSDQENKLNITRRGMLGATATGAVIAGTGLGSTLMTAKEASAAAK
                     QHLEPGELDEYYGFWSSGQTGELRILGVPSMRELMRVPVFNRCSATGWGQTNESLKVLT
                     EGLLPETKEFLAANGKVTYDNGDLHHPHMSFTDGTYDGRYLFMNDKANTRVARVRCDVM
                     KCDKIIEIPNAHDIHGLRPQKFPRTGYVFANGEHEAPLVNDGQILDDPSQYVNIFTAID
                     GDTMEVAWQVMVSGNLDNTDCDYQGKYAFSTSYNSEMGMNLAEMTENELDHVVVFNLKG
                     IEEAVAAGNYQELNGVKVVDGRKEAGGNLTRYIPIPNSPHGVNAAPDKKHIMINGKLSP
                     TVSVIDVEKVDALFSENADPRSAVVAEPQLGLGPLHTAFDGKGNAYTTLFLDSQVVKWD
                     IAKAIEAYAGADVDPIIDKVDVHYQPGHNSTSMGETAEADGKWLISMNKFSKDRFLNVG
                     PLKPENEQLIDISGDKMKVVHDGPTFAEPHDSIIVHRSKVNPVNVWDRNDPMWEEARAQ
                     AAADGVDLDEGAEEPIRDGNKVRVYMTSTAPVFSMEKFTVKQGDEVTVYVTNLDDVDDV
                     THGFCLSNFGIAMEVAPQATASVTFIADRPGVHWFYCQWFCHALHMEMRGRMFVEPRSA
                     "
     gene            22645..24552
                     /locus_tag="AG7_03585"
                     /gene="nosZ"
     CDS             24555..25811
                     /gene="nosD"
                     /locus_tag="AG7_03586"
                     /inference="ab initio prediction:Prodigal:002006"
                     /inference="similar to AA sequence:UniProtKB:P19843"
                     /codon_start=1
                     /transl_table=11
                     /product="putative ABC transporter binding protein NosD"
                     /translation="MRWPLLIPLLLGSPLWAADWDVPNRAGAINEILAQAADGDTLRLS
                     PGDYVEQLVLDRPVTLDGLGQATIDGQGQGSVITVTGPGVTLRGLTVIGSGSDHDGIDS
                     GIQLTKTARAPVVEDNVLLGNLYGIDIHGAKDSIVRRNRIEGRQDRHMNARGNGVYVWN
                     APGAVVEGNDIRYGRDGIFVNSSKKNTFTGNLFRDLRFAVHYMYADDSVVSDNVSIGND
                     LGYAVMFTTNVRVANNVSIGDREHGVMLNYANKSVITGNVVKGAKEKCTFLYNSNKNEF
                     TDNWFEGCGIGIHFTAGSERNRIVGNSFIGNRTQVKYVSTKWVEWSEDGRGNYWSDFAA
                     YDVDGNGIADVPYRPNDSMDHVLWTQPAAKLLLGSPAVQLVRWSQSAFPALLPGGVMDS
                     NPLMQAPEPPAMKKVPHDG"
     gene            24555..25811
                     /locus_tag="AG7_03586"
                     /gene="nosD"
     CDS             25801..26694
                     /gene="nosF"
                     /locus_tag="AG7_03587"
                     /inference="ab initio prediction:Prodigal:002006"
                     /inference="similar to AA sequence:UniProtKB:P19844"
                     /codon_start=1
                     /transl_table=11
                     /product="putative ABC transporter ATP-binding protein
                     NosF"
                     /db_xref="COG:COG1131"
                     /translation="MTDKALSIDHVSKNRGKTCVLDDITLSLAPGQRVALLGHNGAGKS
                     TLIKSILGLTPIRDGAIRIGDATPGSAQARRDTAYLPEAVSFHPALTGREQLTLFTKLS
                     GSKADVPGLLERVGLSDALDRRIGAYSKGMRQRLGLAQVLLGQPKVALLDEPTSGLDPI
                     SRQDLYAIIDELAAQGTAVLIASHALTEVEARTDRIAIMRKGRMVADDTLNNLSALAGL
                     PIRLKVRASANADALAAELGGNRINGASVELLCTPEDKMEALRRIAGLGDAVADVEMTP
                     PKLEDLYRHYAQEERT"
     gene            25801..26694
                     /locus_tag="AG7_03587"
                     /gene="nosF"
     CDS             26691..27512
                     /gene="nosY"
                     /locus_tag="AG7_03588"
                     /inference="ab initio prediction:Prodigal:002006"
                     /inference="similar to AA sequence:UniProtKB:P19845"
                     /codon_start=1
                     /transl_table=11
                     /product="putative ABC transporter permease protein NosY"
                     /db_xref="COG:COG1277"
                     /translation="MTRFLAITRTEMLILRRNRWLLVATLIMVLFALALTFAGSAPTGT
                     LGVDMLTVSVASMTTLSVYLAPLLALMISFDAIAGDVDRGSLSLLLSYPAGRGEILLGK
                     FCAHLAALAFAMTVGFGTAGAVAAYFGGAGPESLMALVRLVLTSILLGAVFLALGYLLS
                     ALARGATAAAGLSAGLWLVFVVLYDLGLLGAVVMDKGGAFTQSVFPWVMVANPADAFRL
                     WNIAATEGVAMASGMTGAAQALPVWAAPASLMIWPVLGFALARLAFRRVEP"
     gene            26691..27512
                     /locus_tag="AG7_03588"
                     /gene="nosY"
     CDS             27509..28024
                     /gene="nosL"
                     /locus_tag="AG7_03589"
                     /inference="ab initio prediction:Prodigal:002006"
                     /inference="similar to AA sequence:UniProtKB:O68481"
                     /codon_start=1
                     /transl_table=11
                     /product="Copper-binding lipoprotein NosL"
                     /translation="MRRLALIALLALAACKEELAEAPDPVDLTPDALSYFCQMNVAEHG
                     GPKGQVHLEGYPAPLFFAQVRDMVAYLKSPERDADITAIYVSDMGVAPSWRQPGISNWI
                     AADGATFVVGADVAGGMGAREVVPFADPADAQVFADTYGGTAMRLPDIPDAEVLGPVDL
                     DLKLETPV"
     gene            27509..28024
                     /locus_tag="AG7_03589"
                     /gene="nosL"
     CDS             28021..28914
                     /gene="apbE_2"
                     /locus_tag="AG7_03590"
                     /EC_number="2.7.1.180"
                     /inference="ab initio prediction:Prodigal:002006"
                     /inference="similar to AA sequence:UniProtKB:A5F5Y3"
                     /codon_start=1
                     /transl_table=11
                     /product="FAD:protein FMN transferase"
                     /db_xref="COG:COG1477"
                     /translation="MTALSRRRFLIISAACAASPAMAFDTHWRGTALGAAASLRLVGLT
                     DAEAAPIIAAVEGEVTRLEDIFSLYRPQSQLSRLNRDGVLTEPAPELLNVLSLSSALHQ
                     ASGGAFDPSIQPLWYALATGAGPEDLAAARAAVGWERVSFDAASVRLPVPGQSALTLNG
                     IAQGAITDRIAALLRGLGLRDVLVDMGEVAALGARSDGTPWKAGLAAPDQRVLKRVALR
                     DRAVATSSSLGTQLGQGLGHIITPDGPANRDRTVSVSAPDAVIADGLSTAICAAPESQV
                     AEILSHFPRARVELNV"
     gene            28021..28914
                     /locus_tag="AG7_03590"
                     /gene="apbE_2"
     CDS             29063..29578
                     /gene="napF"
                     /locus_tag="AG7_03591"
                     /inference="ab initio prediction:Prodigal:002006"
                     /inference="similar to AA sequence:UniProtKB:P0AAL0"
                     /codon_start=1
                     /transl_table=11
                     /product="Ferredoxin-type protein NapF"
                     /db_xref="COG:COG1145"
                     /translation="MSQLTSRRAFLSARILREDPDAIRPPGAGVTGFADLCTGCEDCAG
                     ACPEDIITFDDSGFPVLDLSAGGCTLCGACAEVCPTPALLPERVAEWPWRARIEAASCL
                     SMNGVSCRLCQDTCEQEAIRFRLQLGGRAEPALETETCIGCGTCSAACPAGAITMHRPA
                     PLHPEVTQ"
     gene            29063..29578
                     /locus_tag="AG7_03591"
                     /gene="napF"
     CDS             29575..29868
                     /gene="napD"
                     /locus_tag="AG7_03592"
                     /inference="ab initio prediction:Prodigal:002006"
                     /inference="protein motif:HAMAP:MF_02200"
                     /codon_start=1
                     /transl_table=11
                     /product="Chaperone NapD"
                     /translation="MNICGCLVHIAPDHTDAARAAITGTDGVELHAEAEDGRFVVVVED
                     TADRLASETIMDLHQIPGVISLSLTYHHFEDPAEAAPRPDAPSQPSSRRPMQ"
     gene            29575..29868
                     /locus_tag="AG7_03592"
                     /gene="napD"
     CDS             29865..32357
                     /gene="napA_2"
                     /locus_tag="AG7_03593"
                     /EC_number="1.9.6.1"
                     /inference="ab initio prediction:Prodigal:002006"
                     /inference="similar to AA sequence:UniProtKB:P33937"
                     /codon_start=1
                     /transl_table=11
                     /product="Periplasmic nitrate reductase"
                     /db_xref="COG:COG0243"
                     /translation="MTISESRRTFLKASAAAATASAAGIPLAAGSASAQAAAPDIRWDK
                     AACRFCGTGCSVLVGTKDGRVVATQGDPDAPVNRGLNCIKGYFLSKIMYGKDRLTTPLL
                     RKTNGEYDKNGEFEPVSWDEAFDVMAAKWKEALAKKGPTSVGMFGSGQWTVWEGYAAAK
                     MMKAGFRSNNIDPNARHCMASAVVGFIRTFGIDEPMGCYDDLEHADTFVLWGSNMAEMH
                     PILWSRLTDTRLTKPGCEVHVLSTFEHRSFELADNGMVFNPQTDLAILNYIANYIIQNG
                     AVNEEFVKNHVNITKTATDIGYGLRDNHPLQQEAANPNVGKMEPISFEEYAEAVSEYTL
                     EYTSELSGVPADKLERLAQQYADPNRKVMSLWTMGFNQHTRGSWVNSLMYNVHLLVGKI
                     SEPGNSPFSLTGQPSACGTAREVGTFAHRLPADMVVMNDEHRKICETAWNVPAGTIPAK
                     PGFHAVLQHRKLKDGDLNAYWVQCNNNMQAAPNINEEGYPGYRNPENFITVSDPYPTVT
                     AVSADLILPTAMWVEKEGAYGNAERRTQFWRQQVKAPGEAKSDMWQVMEFSKRFTVEEV
                     WGEELLATMPEHRGKTMYEVLFANGSVDKFPLSETAEGFDNDESEHFGFYVQKGLFEEY
                     ANFGRGHAHDLAPFETYHQARGLRWPVVDGKETLYRFREGYDPYVPEGAGVKFYGKKDG
                     KASIIFAPYEPAAEEPDAEYDLWLCTGRVLEHWHSGSMTRRVPELHRAYPAAVVYMHPQ
                     DAKDRDLRRGQEIVLSTRRGEVTSRVETRGRNKVPRGLVFMPWFDEGQLTNKLTLDATC
                     PLSKETDFKKCACKVERA"
     gene            29865..32357
                     /locus_tag="AG7_03593"
                     /gene="napA_2"
     CDS             32386..33204
                     /gene="napG"
                     /locus_tag="AG7_03594"
                     /inference="ab initio prediction:Prodigal:002006"
                     /inference="similar to AA sequence:UniProtKB:P0AAL3"
                     /codon_start=1
                     /transl_table=11
                     /product="Ferredoxin-type protein NapG"
                     /db_xref="COG:COG1145"
                     /translation="MSFADKPLSPQRRRFLQDSARAAGGCVVAGTVLAYLARDARALPA
                     EALRPPGALPEKEFLSACIRCGLCVRDCPYDTLKLAELGSDAVATGTPFFTARDFPCEM
                     CDDIPCVAACPTGALDPALDNIDDAKMGVAVLVDQENCLNFLGLRCDVCYRVCPVIDEA
                     ITLDTTHNTRSGHHAMFIPTVHADRCTGCGMCEKSCVLPEAAIKVLPARLARGSSAEHY
                     RKGWEEKAAKGAPVVEGIIDLPDRLPGPGTDNLVTPGGFAPGYDLPGVGQ"
     gene            32386..33204
                     /locus_tag="AG7_03594"
                     /gene="napG"
     CDS             33201..34118
                     /gene="napH"
                     /locus_tag="AG7_03595"
                     /inference="ab initio prediction:Prodigal:002006"
                     /inference="similar to AA sequence:UniProtKB:P33934"
                     /codon_start=1
                     /transl_table=11
                     /product="Ferredoxin-type protein NapH"
                     /db_xref="COG:COG0348"
                     /translation="MSVRTDMPTGHEAIASKGWIGAHRYLLLRRASQLFFLVLFLLGPW
                     FGIWIVQGTLAGSLTLGVLPLTDPFILLQSMVAGHWPEVTALIGGAIVLVIYALIGGRV
                     YCSWVCPINPVTDAANWLHRKLDLPKGWQPKRGTRLWILATVLLVSGLSGMIAWELINP
                     ITMLHRGLVFGMGFVWALIAAIFVFDVFVSRHGWCGHLCPVGAFYGLIGTKSLLRISAT
                     NRAACDDCMDCYAICPENQVISPALKGKPGSTPLILSPDCTNCGRCIDVCAVDVFTFTH
                     RFDDHVVQPFDPVAAPEPRAARPI"
     gene            33201..34118
                     /locus_tag="AG7_03595"
                     /gene="napH"
     CDS             34131..34568
                     /gene="napB"
                     /locus_tag="AG7_03596"
                     /inference="ab initio prediction:Prodigal:002006"
                     /inference="similar to AA sequence:UniProtKB:P0ABL3"
                     /codon_start=1
                     /transl_table=11
                     /product="Periplasmic nitrate reductase, electron transfer
                     subunit"
                     /db_xref="COG:COG3043"
                     /translation="MKKSIVTGGIALLPVLLLSGWAVAQSAQVESLRGADVDEPVPLDQ
                     IHRNVEGRQQRNYRQQPPLIPHSVEQYQIDIRTNQCLSCHDWTKAGDRNAPTLSMTHYL
                     DREGRELDRIAGTRYFCNQCHVPQADAPPLVDNVFQPSAGN"
     gene            34131..34568
                     /locus_tag="AG7_03596"
                     /gene="napB"
     CDS             34598..35290
                     /gene="napC"
                     /locus_tag="AG7_03597"
                     /inference="ab initio prediction:Prodigal:002006"
                     /inference="similar to AA sequence:UniProtKB:P0ABL5"
                     /codon_start=1
                     /transl_table=11
                     /product="Cytochrome c-type protein NapC"
                     /db_xref="COG:COG3005"
                     /translation="MADSPENRGLLGRLWNAIWTPTVLFSSGFLVLAGFLAGILFWGGF
                     HWTLELTNTEEFCTSCHTMETNLGEYRETVHYNNHSGVRAICSDCHVPDEWSHKIKAKI
                     MAVKDVYHELAGTISTPEQYEAHRLSMASAVWKKMKESDSRECRNCHNFDYMDFTIQET
                     RAASEHQRAIDTGMTCIDCHQGIAHNLPANYLEQYQKISEAVEGEVLQEHASASGDDIR
                     AFLNNSSN"
     gene            34598..35290
                     /locus_tag="AG7_03597"
                     /gene="napC"
     CDS             35304..35561
                     /locus_tag="AG7_03598"
                     /inference="ab initio prediction:Prodigal:002006"
                     /codon_start=1
                     /transl_table=11
                     /product="hypothetical protein"
                     /translation="MLDLLGTIGANVLGLPGILGLALGMMTRKLWLGAALGAVVGMLET
                     LVFAGFQFAHVEAVELGISILVGLCAGSLGTAIRLKGATV"
     gene            35304..35561
                     /locus_tag="AG7_03598"
     CDS             36047..39247
                     /locus_tag="AG7_03599"
                     /inference="ab initio prediction:Prodigal:002006"
                     /codon_start=1
                     /transl_table=11
                     /product="hypothetical protein"
                     /translation="MTGVLEASPRISKVLRLADLENHATLFRQEGVDDDILDELTDPEL
                     RDLGLTVGERKRFRKAQARLKSEEASTRQELRSEAERRQLTLVFCDLVGSTQLAQRYDP
                     EDLMQIMNLYLDTAIGTLKQHGCHLAYRQGDGIMVYFGYPKAMEDDAERAVRAVLETIE
                     AVQNLENRFGEKLDLRAGIATGMVVVGVVSSTSLGSQDFLVGETANLASRLQGLAEPGE
                     VVVSAETWRLTQGAFEFEPRGSHNLKGFDNQRTVYRAISESVATSRFDARVGQSAVDLV
                     ARGDDLSVLTQLWKDAQAGSGRFAFVGGAAGIGKSRLIKSLSETIGVKPFTLQCIPHLA
                     SLPLHPIVGELRRVSGDKSDDSIRGAISDFVQAASRLSDADLPVLLDMAGVETGAAPDP
                     DPLKKARKSLDVLLRSIGSLCDRRGTLLLVVEDVHWADATTLDVLEALASGLDGFPILV
                     VLSHRPEYEPPEHYEGRAARIDLTPLASSEASELVRRVAEPYSLPVILIRQIVEKADGV
                     PLYIEEMTKAVLDQLPQDAPINAEVLDALSIPATLQDSLMSRLDRMENAKPIAQLGSVI
                     GRSFTSAMIQAVAQEDMDVESALMQLMAAGVVLITGEAGTATYTFNHALVQDTAYNSLL
                     REDRQKVHLKIARALLAGHNAFGSPAPDTVAHHCDHGGLKDEAVSNWFTAGEQALSRLA
                     NLPAISAFRAALRNIGTMPANAERDGFELRVQMNILPAYMAIYGWSSDQVGETAARAME
                     LAHALGDGETLFAATFCRWTNFFVAGQMNRAMEMGQALDAMAGMSGDTVPNALAARALS
                     FTHYFRGEFADCEQQLDRAFALITPELDMAMMPMTQSSTTASLLAIQGCLLWQQGKFDE
                     AEAARLKAIDVSRALNHAPNLVYIMGACSMFLPYAGEWDRLDVTMKEARKIADEEGFLY
                     LHAMQDIYMGLAQAGKGDIEGVPAHIEACMNLISKSGGNFTFPQNQIVLSELMIDHGDI
                     DQALDRLETVCTPGWERGETLNKPEYHRVRAKAFAAKGDRDSAIAEGKQGLALARECGA
                     VVQEQRAGALLDSLTKAE"
     gene            36047..39247
                     /locus_tag="AG7_03599"
ORIGIN
        1 gaacctccgc aaacttgcaa agctcagacc aatctcggcg tgaagagccg agcaggaaga
       61 cttcagccgc tatttccgcc gcgcttacac atcgactttt tcaacagcat ctaacctaag
      121 cgtccctttg cttggtaacc tgccgcccct tttggggcgg cttttttcag atcaggtaaa
      181 gtgcgaagat cacggcagag aaccccgtca aaactatggt gaaaccccgc agccagcccg
      241 ggctttcagc caggtccaga tatcgggcca ggatcacacg ggctttgatc aaggcaagga
      301 gcaggatacc acctgcaatg agttcgccag gcgttttcat cagggttaaa agcgttgagg
      361 ccagactgag tgccagaagc accagccatg cgctggtgag tgagttcgga cgcctccgga
      421 gggagtattt agcaaaagat gaaattgccg acatcttggt tatcccagaa gataaataac
      481 gggaaacagc aggatccaga ccaggtcaac catgtgccag aactgtgcgc ccgcctcgat
      541 gttacgagga tcatcgcgcc acgcgaccag cagcagaatg cccaccccgg ccagaacatg
      601 cgccgcgtga aaccccgtca acaggtagta gaacatgaaa aacgggtggg tttcataggt
      661 aatgccttgc cccgcctttc cagcgtattc cacgcttttg acaaccagga atgcaatccc
      721 aagtacagcc gcacctgtca gggccagcct ggccttgaac cggaatgctg cgcggcgcca
      781 gttcagggcc tgtgcggcca gataaccaga tgtgaccagt attgcagtat tgaaggctgc
      841 ccctgttcga taaagatgcg actgcgcctc ggcaaagcct gcagggtcgg tcaggcgaac
      901 gcccatgaac gcgatcagcc cggcaccaaa aaccagcagc tcactgataa tcagaaccca
      961 catcagcaat tcgcccggaa gctcgtcgat gaaagaagtt tcgctcatgc tccgaccagt
     1021 tggcggtaga tctgcggtag ggccatggtc aagcggtgtg ggtcaggaat aaccgcaaac
     1081 ccaccctgtc cgaacatgcg cgggaaccag cttttgccgg ttttgtcgat ggtgacgcca
     1141 aaaatcgatt gcccggcgcg gcgtgcctcg cgcacggcca tgcaggtgtc ttcaataccg
     1201 tggcgccctt cgtaatggtc aaggtcattg ggtttgccat cggtgatcac cagcaacagg
     1261 cggcgtttgc gggtctggct tgccaaatcc tttgaacagt ggcggatcgc ggccccaagc
     1321 cgtgtgtaat gaccgggtcg cagcgatgcg atacgttgtt caactctggc gcccataggc
     1381 tcatcaaacc gtttgcatcg ctggatatag acgcgctgac gtttcagcga actgaaggca
     1441 tgaatggcga aatcgtcgcc gcaggcgttc aggccccagg ccaaagcggc cagagcttca
     1501 cgttcaatgt cgatcacggc gcgaccggtt acggcacttt cagtggaacg gctgacatcc
     1561 agcaggatcg agactgccag gtcgcgcgcc tcggggcggg attgttgcca aatgcggtcg
     1621 ttgctttcgc cactggccat gcggtcagtt tcggcacgca cggcggcttc gatatccagc
     1681 tggtcaccgt ccagatggcc gcgtgtcatc acacgaccgg ggcgcagcgc ctcgaactgg
     1741 cgtttgaccg cgcggatgcg gcgggcggtg gcagggtcct tgccgaaggc ggcagcgtcg
     1801 tcgcggatat ccgcatccga cagcaggacg ttgacgtgat ctggcagata ccggcccgat
     1861 cgcacgtccc attcgggata gaggatgcga ccggacagac gctcgcggtt cacatcctcg
     1921 ggtgccagat caaggtgcag cttcagccgc gttggggggg cttttgatat ctgacccagg
     1981 ccaatttctt cctgatcatc ggccgctttc ttggcattgt cgggatcatc atcgtcgatg
     2041 cggcggttga tgttcaggaa ctcggcccag ctgaggatgg cttcgaactt atgcagaatg
     2101 aaactgtcgc tgcgctcggc ctgatccgat ttgcgacgac gggcgcggtg ggttttctca
     2161 ccggattcct cgggtggacc ttcagtttcg gggttttcca cctcgttatg ttcggaaaag
     2221 ccaactgcgc gcagttcggg ccacagggga accgggcgca taggctgata gccgcgaggg
     2281 gcgatcaggt cctcgtccag tgtcagaagc tgctcggctt tcgccgacag cggttgaggg
     2341 tcacccaact tatggcggat cagctcttca actgcgtcct caatcggtgg caggttgggg
     2401 atatcgcgcc gatgcagcac gcccttgcaa agttcggtgt aaagcgggcg caggccgggg
     2461 gcgtcgtcca gcgtcgtatc aaccattctc tgcgcggcga tcagcgcgcg caggtcggcg
     2521 cgcagcggat cgtcttcatc aattcgcgtt ccggcatggg cagccgcagc ggccagccag
     2581 acatacagcg cgccgttggc ttcgcgcgca ggaaaaaccg ccaaccggtc cggcaagcgc
     2641 aagacttcgc catcaaacga agcgcgcggc atcagctcca cttcggtcgc cagacgccga
     2701 cgccaactta ggcggtgatg tgaaacctcg ggcgagaccg ggcgcaattc tacgcccgga
     2761 ccaccgccca gccctcgaaa gaggacggcc agccgccccg cgacctcaga gaggtcgacc
     2821 gcggctccat cgtgcacctg gggtgcatcg aggcggctgg caagggtgtg ccacagtttc
     2881 ccgatcgttt cttcgggttc ccatggctca aaatcgatct tgaccatcgg ccggcctcac
     2941 ccaaagacag ccgtaacaag atcgaggagc ccgcgtttga tatcctcgtc atctgtcaga
     3001 ggttcgatca tggcggcaag gatggcacgg tcggtggaca tgccttgtgc gatcagcgtc
     3061 gcggcataaa caaccagtcg ggtggaaacg ccttcctcaa gatcctgacc cttgagcccg
     3121 cgcagcttac ccgccagccg caccagcggc ttgcaacgtt ccagcggcag accgctttcc
     3181 tgtgcaacca cttcggcttc catctgcgcg gacgggaaat cgaactccaa agagatgaag
     3241 cgttgccgag tcgaaggttt cagggttttc aggatattct ggtaaccggg gttgtacgac
     3301 gccaccagca tgaagccagg tgcggcctca agctcttcgc cggtgcggtc gattggcagg
     3361 atgcgccggt catcggtcag cgggtgcaaa acgacagtga cgtctttacg ggcctcgacc
     3421 acctcgtcga ggtagcagat cgcgccttcg cgcactgcgc gggtgagggg gccatcgacc
     3481 cagacggttt ccccgccttt cagcagataa cggccaatca ggtcggcagc cgccagatca
     3541 tcatggcagg cgacggtata aagcgggcgg ccaagttttg cggccatgtg ggccacaaag
     3601 cgggtctttc cgcaacccgt cggacctttc agcagaactg gcaagtcgtt gttataagcc
     3661 gcggtgaaca catcgcattc atcgccttgg ggcaggtaga agggggcgtt tgccgccccc
     3721 tctttcagtt ttatggagcc atccatatcc attactccgc aggggtttcg gcggcgccgg
     3781 gttcaataac ttctttccgg ggaacccaga tcgaatagat gaacagcagc gcaccaagga
     3841 ccacgacgat accggaaccc agacgcatcc agtagaagat tgcgatctgg tcttgtacgt
     3901 ccatgaagta atctccgacc acacgctgca tgtgcgtctg cacggttccg ccgaaggtca
     3961 gcacgaaggt cataaagacc ataccgctgg tcatcagcca gaacgatccc atgttcagca
     4021 cctgattgta aggatcacgg tttttgagga tcggcatcgc atagctgaag atcgccaggt
     4081 tgaggcagac ataggcaccg tagaaggcca ggtgaccgtg ggccgcagtg atctgtgtgc
     4141 cgtgggtata atagttcacc ccgtgcagcg tatgcaggaa gccccagacg ccggcaccaa
     4201 agaaggcaag cgttgcacat cccagagacc atagcagagc ggccttgttg ggatggtcac
     4261 gacggccctt ccagaccatg acgaaggcaa aggccatcat tgcgaagaac gggatcacct
     4321 cgaggcttga gaagatcgac ccaatccact gccagtaacc gggggtaccg atccaatagt
     4381 agtggtgacc tgttccaaga atgcccgaga acagcgcggc ggcgacaatg acatagagcc
     4441 atttttcaac cacctcacgg tccacaccag tcagcttcag catcaggtag gccagaattg
     4501 aggccatgat cagttcccac acaccttcga cccacaggtg gacaacatac caccagtatt
     4561 gcttgtccag ggacaggttg cccgggttgt agaaggcaaa caggaacagc agcgccagac
     4621 cccacaggcc caacaacagg atattggtga ttgcagtctt cttgcccttc agaacggtca
     4681 tcgacacgtt gtaaaggaac atcagcgcgg cgacgacgat accggccttg acccatttgg
     4741 gttgctcaag gaactcgcgc ccttctttgc ccagcagcca gttgccttcg aacaggttga
     4801 agacataggt cagaaccacg cccaacgtac cgaccacaag gatgatcagc tgcagatacg
     4861 ccaacttggg cgaatggatt tcacgctcgg cttcttccgg aataaggaag taggctgcac
     4921 cgaagaagcc cagtatcaac cagacgatca gcgcgttggt gtgcagcatc cgcacgatgt
     4981 tgaacggcag aagctcgctc aggaagttcg ggaatacata gatgaagccg gccagcaggc
     5041 cgccgatcac ctgtatcgcg aacagtgcca tggctaccgc aaagtaggca taggcgattt
     5101 tttgggattc gtatttcatt gctccattcc ccttctcagc cagcctcgtt gggcggccag
     5161 tcctgagcgt cgatattgtc cgtccagatc aggaagttgg tcagatcccg gatctcttcg
     5221 tcgctgaggt tgaattgcgg catctgccga cgaccgggaa tgccggtggg ttgtgcctcc
     5281 atccagccct tgagagattc aaaggccgat tccgggtcgt ccaacacgcc ccaacgtgtc
     5341 atcacattgc cgacctcagg ggcaaagtac gccccttcgc caaggatcgt gtggcagttg
     5401 atacaggcgt gtttttccca aacatgttta ccccgaacca cactttcgtc gagcttcgcg
     5461 gcattttcag aattgacgat atacaggtgt gaatgggctg atagagccag aaagatgagg
     5521 atgaagaaca gtgacccgcc atagaaaata ttgcgagcca tgctctttgt catgacttct
     5581 cgcatcgcgc tctcctttgc gcagattagc tagtgcaggc aacatgacgt gcgggtcaca
     5641 gggctgcctt aacgaaagtc aagacttcta aagtatcctc aggaacgaga tcaggcatcc
     5701 gcaaacaacg aaaataacga aatgaccttg ggattgcctt taaatctgag gcaattgtga
     5761 acactttcgc gtcgactttt tgacatgaag gacctattca accacctgag aaaaaggtga
     5821 aaaattccgt ttcaatgatt gatgggtgaa aatggcgaac tattcctata tcggttatac
     5881 ccctggtgta atcacggtga atacgattgg gccggacacg gttacgttgg atgtcaattt
     5941 tgatcccgac acggatcgac gtttgtttag tgtgactgac gcagctggtg gttttattca
     6001 aaacggaggt ggagcacctg ttgtcgatac aggggatgtt ttcaacggtg accgctttga
     6061 cgacgaagac ggcgatgacc tgacgcagac cggtactatc accaccctcg atggttcgac
     6121 cacctttttg agtggctcaa tatacctgga agaatcctac attctgtcca aaccaggcgg
     6181 aggcacaatt actgtatatc gcgtcgaagt tgacggcgta ttgggcggct atattacctc
     6241 tgaacctctt gtgcccggca cgacctactc gatgaacatc gtgaatgtca cgccgaccaa
     6301 tgcgcccgac acaactgacc ctgctgccat tattgacgtg ccgtgctttg ctgccggaac
     6361 acttatcatg acgccagaag gtccgatgcc catcgaggat ctgaaggtgg gtgacatggt
     6421 cgtcactgcg gacaatggac cgcaacacat acgttggatc ggaacgcgaa acctatcgca
     6481 tgaagagctg gtgaaaaaac ccaagctgct tccaatcctc atcaaggccg gggccttggg
     6541 gtgtgacttg ccaaaacgcg acctgcttgt ttcgccacag caccgcatgc tggttcgatc
     6601 ccgaatcgcc gtcagaatgt ttgacgcaga ggaaatcctt gttccggccc acatacttgt
     6661 tgccagccct ggtatcagcg ttgcagatga caccgtgtca gtcacatatt tccatctatt
     6721 gttcgaccgc catgaaatca tctacgcaga aggtgcccag tcagaaagcc tttttgtcgg
     6781 cgcacaggct ctgtccagcg ttcccccaga agcaagggcg gaaatcttcg acctgtttcc
     6841 ggaactagag accccaatgt acgttcctca agctgtgcgg cacatacctg aaaacggaag
     6901 acgcgctcgt gcgctcgtgt cccgccatgt aaagaacgaa cgccccttga tattctgaat
     6961 agtaatacgc ggttaaggtt ccgtgtcagc cgtgcttcgc tgcgcgcggg cctgtcagcg
     7021 cgggccacat ggcaaacagg tacaacccga ttgcggcaat ccataacccg tcagccgtca
     7081 gcatggccgt catatatcca cctgccagcc cggaccccaa ccagcggacc aaagccgccg
     7141 ccgccatcag cccgtatccg accgccattg gcgacggtgc aacaaggggc cggccgctgt
     7201 ggccaagggc ggcgcggctc atgacggcaa gggtcatgcc accaacgcac ccgatcccca
     7261 aaatgtgaag agcgccgatc tcattaccat atccgatgac ggcagacccc cacagcaaca
     7321 acccaagggc cagcatcatc aggcccaggt gcaaagcaat caggatcggc tgccgcagcg
     7381 cccaacccgc tctccaccgt gccatgcgca tcagttgggc gccgcccagc agcaacgcgc
     7441 agatacccgc caaggaaaca ctgcccaagg tcagcaccaa caacggcagc ataagggcaa
     7501 gcgccatcac ggccttttcc agcaccgcgt ttgaaaccgg ccacaaggct tcgggcacac
     7561 cgtcgcgttt cattgcattg cgcgtaaagg ccggtgtgat acgccccccc agtatcgcta
     7621 tcattgaaca caaggtcagt agccctgcac gaactccggt attcagcgtg tctgtggtga
     7681 gtccaatcca ttccagatga accatcaggt tggccaacca taccaaactc agaagataca
     7741 gaaatatcat gttctgtggc ttgggcctgc gtaccagctg gctggcaatt ttcaggacaa
     7801 gaattggaac aaagctcagg tcgataattg cgacggcaat cggagagagc gaccctgata
     7861 accacaccac cagccgcccc gccatccaga tcagcgctac gaccgtgaca aaacgcgccc
     7921 gcacttcggg cgtcccggtc cagttcggaa ctgccgtcag aaagaaccca cccagagctg
     7981 ctgttgcgta gccaaaaatc atctcatggg catgccacat gaccgggggc attccataac
     8041 tttgctcgtc ataaggtaaa agcccatcca gtgaggccag ccaaataccc caggcgacac
     8101 cagcaaatac gccataaaga ccggcggaaa ggaaaaatac ccgaaatcct tcgctgaaaa
     8161 tgcgcgatat tgcagatgac atgcctgctc tccatggccc atctcgtcct tcaacaagca
     8221 gtaccgtccg acgggattgg ggcacttaac cgaaatcaag acatcaaaaa catgtgcgaa
     8281 aaaaacaggt tttattgctg aaatctgcac ctggtttttg tccaaagagc gaagttaacg
     8341 ccgcgcccgt tgactttggt caaggatgac aatcccgtga tggatcagtc tccgcattgc
     8401 ctcaccacgc aaatggagag tgatcatgtc acttggaatc agctacaaca agaccggccg
     8461 cgcttttggg gtcggattgg caatgttgtt gggcagcgtc gctgctccag cttttgccga
     8521 cgagccaaca cttagcgacg aagcctttga agcttcgaaa caactgtact ttgaacaatg
     8581 tgcaggctgc cacggggttt tgcgcaaagg cgctaccggt aaaaacctgg aaccgcattg
     8641 gaagaagacc gcagccgacg gcaccgtaac cgaaggcggc accctgaaac tgggtcagga
     8701 acgccttgag aaaatcatcg cctggggaac tgaaggcggg atgaacaact tctcggacat
     8761 catgtctgag caggaaatca aggatatggc gacatacatc atgatggagg ccccaaagcc
     8821 gcctgaaatg tcgctggaac agatgaaggc aacccgcaag gtctacgtcg aagaagcgga
     8881 ctatccgacc gaaccgctgc acggccgcaa ctgggaaaac ttctttgtcg tcattgaacg
     8941 tgacgtcggc aaggttgcag tcattgacgg cgacacgaaa gaagtgctga cgcatattcc
     9001 gaccggctat gccgtgcacg tcctgaaggc ttcggagcat cacaacatca ccgaacccga
     9061 aacgccgggc cgtttctggt atacaatggg ccgtgacggc aagatgacca agatcgacct
     9121 ctggcaaacg ccggacaaga tgctggtttc ggaagtcaag atcgcctatg acgcgcgcga
     9181 tgtcgccgtg tccggtgacg gcaaatacgt catcggcggt gggtactggc cgcctcactt
     9241 tgcaatcgtt gacgcgcaga ccatggagcc ggtcaaagtc gtatcgaccc gtggcaccaa
     9301 cgtagatggc gagtatgtgg aagaagcccg tgtggccgct atctacacca cgccgaacga
     9361 acccacctgg atcgttgccg tgaaagagct ggggcagctc tggcaggttg actacaccga
     9421 cctcgacaac ttgcggatcg acaagatcaa ctcggccaaa ttcctgcatg acgggttctt
     9481 cgacccgaca ggccggtact tccaaatcgc ggctaacgca tcgaacaaga tggtcgttgt
     9541 cgatactgaa acgcataagc ttgaggcgat gatcgacacc gctgccctgc cgcaccccgg
     9601 cccgggcgcg aactggattg acccaaactg cggacctgtg gcgggcacaa cccacctggg
     9661 tgtcggtacc gtgacagtct ggggcaacga cccagaaggt catccggatc aggcctggaa
     9721 aacctgttac gaggtggaaa ccgacggccc cggcctgttt gtccgcaccc acccgaactc
     9781 ggattacatc tgggctgatc agaccaaaca ccccgagccg gaaattcagc aatcggttca
     9841 ggtcatctcg aaagagaccg gcgagatcgt gaaaaccatc cagatcaccg aagacgaagg
     9901 cagtgccgct gttcacttcg aattcaacgc cgatggcacc gaggtctggg tttccaagtg
     9961 gaacctgtcg gactcgaagg aacccaacgg tcagattgtg atcttcgacg ccaagacatt
    10021 ggaagagatc ggtcggattg acggacttta cgccccgacc ggcaaattca atgtctacaa
    10081 ccggtcgaac cacgtcacct gacgggttcg caacctaaac cggaaagggc gggcccctcg
    10141 cccgcccttt cctcgtttga cagatccgcc aaactcaccg gcctgccacc taaggccaga
    10201 caagacagcc aaaacggagc ccggatatga cttccgaacc ggataagaaa aaaccgatct
    10261 ggcgccggta tttcctgtgg ggaatgcccg tggccggtat tgctgcggct ttcgccgccg
    10321 gcatcatctt ctggggtggg ttcaacaccg ccatggaagc cacgaatacc aaggaattct
    10381 gtgtctcgtg ccacgagatg cgggattttg tttatgcgga ataccagggc acgatccacg
    10441 acgtgaaccg gtcgggcgtt ggtgcggtct gctcggactg tcacgtgccc aaggactgga
    10501 cccataagat cattcgaaaa ataaaagcct cgaaagagct ttatggaaaa atggtcggca
    10561 ccatcaacac ccgcgagaaa ttcgaagcca agcgcattca tcttgccatg aatgagtggg
    10621 agaggatgaa atcgacggac tcgcgtgaat gtcgaaactg ccatgacttt gaatcgatga
    10681 tgcccgaatt ccagcgtccc cgtgcgcgtc agcagcacct gaacgcaatg gaaaccggtc
    10741 agacctgtat cgactgccac aagggcattg cccactcgaa catccgagac cgcgcaaccg
    10801 acgagtatct ggaggagctt gaggcgccaa atccggcctt catccgacaa ataccgccag
    10861 aataccttgc cagtcttgag cggatcgaag ccaaggaagc tgccgaggcc gaggctgaga
    10921 aagctgcaaa gaaagcccag caggaggccg ttcaggccca gattgcggca gcagttgacg
    10981 cggctgtcgc ggaagagcgg gcaacggctg caaccgatgg ttcgacaaca cctgccggca
    11041 gtgaaagccg cgatgtcggt ggcaacatcg aatggaatgc ggtggccagt gcggaactga
    11101 aactgttcta tccaggccag gcgtcctttg aatgggtgca gaacggaaaa acccatggcg
    11161 gggcccgtcc gctgaccaaa ggtggcgatc aatgttcgac ctgtcatgcc aaggaactgg
    11221 atgcgattgg taacaagatc gttgccggtg gcgagctgga acccactccg atccccggca
    11281 aacgcggtgt gatcgacgca accgttcagg cagcacatga tgacgaaaac ctgtacatcc
    11341 gtctgcaatg gccggattca gggcacaacc ctgctccgtt tgttgatggc ggcaaaatgg
    11401 accccgaaaa ccaaatcaag gtcgcaatga tgatcaccgg aaccggcatc gagctgggcg
    11461 atcaggtcgg gtgctgggcg tcgtgccacg ccgacaacac ctatatgccc tttgcgcctg
    11521 aggcggatgc aattgccgca aacggggatg tttccggtcg cctgaccgct caggacaccg
    11581 tgaccaagta cctcagcgaa agccgcaccg agatcgaaat caaaggcagg ggcggcaagg
    11641 ctttgggcgg ttgggacaag ttgcaggccg cagaacagat cgaacagtat ctggctgatg
    11701 gcacctatct tgacctgatg cgtgtctacg cggacggcag cgctacaaat ggctatctgc
    11761 tggaacagcg tgtggtcaat gatggtgaga tcgcggcctc ggcaaacctg tcaggtggcg
    11821 tgtggactgt tgtcttcaca cgtccgctga actcgggcgc gccgggcgac attccactgg
    11881 aggcaggccg gacctatacc gtcggttttg ccattcatga cgatttcgcc aacgcaaggt
    11941 tccatcacgt gacgctgaac accagccttg cgctggatga tgacagcgcg cttatcaacg
    12001 tggtcaagca ataacagttt ggggccggtt cacccggccc caaaacacct tggaaaggag
    12061 acatggacca tgaaacccca ccgccttctt cccgcgctgc tgcttcttgc cgcgccagcc
    12121 tggtcagatg aaaccgccga aatctgtgct gaagccgaag agcgttatgt cgagctgttc
    12181 ggacacccct cggcctcggt cgaggacgcc aaggtggttt tgatgtacaa ctacaatttc
    12241 tgcccgttcg aactgaccgt aaaggcaggt acaactgtcc gatgggtgaa cgtcgacaag
    12301 cgcaccagcc acagtgtgtt gctcaaagat ggcagcgaac ccgaaagcga ccggctgttc
    12361 ccggaagaaa cggttgaaat aaccttcctg acaccgggcc ctcaggatta tctctgcggg
    12421 ccccattggg agacacagaa catgatcggg atgatcactg tcgagccctg atctgagcta
    12481 ttcctacagg ctgaaaacgg agcgcgggcg caaatcccgc gctccttaac ttatgtcaag
    12541 gaggttggtt ttcgattgcg ccaatctgcc ctcatgacac gcccggccta cccagcaacg
    12601 tcccgcaaaa gcattggact cgcgcaggaa accccgggtt tcgaagacat tcagacccag
    12661 cgagtttgaa catgagcggt aaggtttttc tgataggtgc aggccccggc gaccctgaac
    12721 taatgacgct gcgtgccctg cgaatgctgc aggaagcaga tgtggtggtc tatgacagac
    12781 tggtgtctgc cgacatcctg aatctgcacg ccgaaggcgc gcggctgatc cctgttggga
    12841 aagcgcccaa atgccacacc gtcccacagg accggatcaa cgaaatcctt ctggaagagg
    12901 ccagcgcagg tcacacggtc gcccgtctga aaggtggcga tccgatgatc tttggccgcg
    12961 gctcggaaga agccgcttat ctgatggccc atggcgtggc ggtcgaatac gcaccgggga
    13021 taacggcggc gcagggcgcg tcctgctcga ccggcgtgcc gctgacccat cgcggtctgg
    13081 ccacctcggt tcaatatgtc accggacacc ggcaggcaga caaagtgctg gatctggact
    13141 ggaaacgctt ggccgaccca gacacgacgc tggtggtcta tatgggagtg gccaacatcg
    13201 gccagatcgc catgggactg atgaccgaaa acctgccggg atcgacgccg gttctggcca
    13261 tcggaaatgc aacgacacct gatgaaagcc gcctggtttc acggctggac caattggcca
    13321 acgacgtgcg cacctccggg ctgaaggcgc caacgctttt catcatcggc aaggttgttt
    13381 cactttatgc cgaacagccc gtggcggaca ttctggaacg ggcccatggc taagctgggg
    13441 tgcagaaaac atgtgccgtg ccccgcgccg aacagaaatg tgcctggccg cacggggtgg
    13501 gtcgcccgaa cctttctgac aactgcggtt ctggctgcaa cgtccgcctt tgctgccgat
    13561 gttattgatc ccaacgcact gaaaagactt gtgcatcagg attgcggttc gtgccatggg
    13621 ctgtcgctga aaggcggcct ggggcccgat ctgcgctcga aaacactgga gcattatgac
    13681 gccgaggttt tgaccggcgt catccttgac ggcatccccg atacggcgat gcccccgtgg
    13741 cggcctctga tcagcgaaga agaggccgaa tggattgccc gatacctgct ggaacaggag
    13801 gcacgatgaa ataccttatc ctcagccttg cggcgacatt gatgatgacc gcggcccagg
    13861 ccgagccgat ggcgacagga gaccttgggc tggtgatcga acgtgccagc ggatcggtcc
    13921 tgttggtgga ccagtccgac cgtgccgctc tggcccggat agaaggattg ggcgacttgt
    13981 cccacgcctc gttggtctat tcaccggatg aacgttttgc ttatgtcttt ggccgcgacg
    14041 gtggcctgac caaggttgac attgtcaccc gccagatcgt gaaccgcgtt gtgcagtccg
    14101 gaaacgccat tggcggcgcg atctcggacg atggtacgct tgtggcggta tcgaattacg
    14161 aacccggcgg tgtgcgcgtg tttgatgcgc aaacgctgga gatggtggct gacattccca
    14221 ctggcagcaa aacgattggt ctggtcgacg cgccgggccg ccgcttcgtt ttcaccatgt
    14281 gggacacggg cgaaacatgg atcgcggatt ttgcacaggg ggcgcctgag atcaccagga
    14341 tcaccgatat cggcaagaac ccctatgacg cgctgatcac tgccaatggc cgcacctata
    14401 tcgccggcct gtttggcgag gatggcctga ccgcgcttga cctgtggtcc gacaacccgg
    14461 aaccgatccg cgttctgccc ggctatggcc gtggtcagga ggaaatgccg gtctacaaga
    14521 tgccccatct ggaaggttgg gcgctgacag ggtccgaatt cgtcttgccc gccgttggcc
    14581 accatgaggt tttgtgggta gacgccgcca ctctgaccga gaccggacgc acacaaaccc
    14641 acggacagcc ggtctttgcc atggcccgcc cggacgggcg acaggtgtgg gttaactttg
    14701 cccacccgct gaacgatacc attcaggtca tcgatactgt cagcaaacag ataattcacg
    14761 agttcaagcc cggcccggcc gttttgcaca tggagttcac accacgcggg cacgaagtct
    14821 ggatcagtgt gcgcgatgcg aacaaggtca tggtttatga cacgcgtagt ttcgaaaaac
    14881 tgcgtgagat cgaggccgaa agcccgtccg gcatcttctt taccgcgcgt gcgcacaaaa
    14941 cgggtctgta agtcatgcaa cacattacag acccgatcga ccgtcgctta ctggatgaat
    15001 ttcagcgcga tttcccggta atcgaacgcc cgtttcaggt tcttggaaac gcagttgggc
    15061 ttgacgaaag cgaagtcatc caccgcctga ccagaatgcg caccacgggc cgcatcacgc
    15121 gggttggcgc aaccattaca cccggcgtgg tgacggccag tacgctggcg gcagtctccg
    15181 tcccggagga gcggctggag gaggtcgccg ccctgatcga cgccgaaccg ggtgtaaacc
    15241 acaattatca gcgcgaggac gcctggaacc tctggttcgt cgcaaccggc cctgatcggg
    15301 cacatgtgga tgataccctc acacggatca gccgggtcac cgggctgcgt gttctggatt
    15361 tgcggctggt gcgccctttc aacgttgatc tcgggttccg catgatcggc ggggtcaaaa
    15421 ccgtgcccac agcacgtcag gtggatgcgt ctgcgatgcg cgagggtgat cggtgtctgc
    15481 tgcagacgct gagctcgggt ttgtctctgg tcgccgaacc ttatgcagat ttggcacatt
    15541 cactgaaccg ggacgttgat gatgtgatgg cgcgagtcat cgcgttgcat actgccggta
    15601 tcatttcgcg gctgggcgtc atcgtacgtc accgggctct tggctggtcc gccaatgcga
    15661 tggttgtctg ggacttgcca gcagagcaga tcgacacagc cggccccgct ttggcggctt
    15721 tccccggtgt gacattgtgt tacgagcgca acccggtgcc cggtgtgtgg ccatatcgcc
    15781 tgtattccat gatccacgcg cggtcccgca gcgaagcatt ggacgtactg gcccgtgcga
    15841 cggccttgcc cgaactgacg ggtgcacgga acaaggttct gttctcaacc cgctgcttca
    15901 agcagaccgg tgcgctgatt caaaccaagg aggtcgccgc atgacgctgg accaaaccga
    15961 ccgtgcgatt ctgaaccgta tgcaggacga tctgccactg gtttcacatc cttacgcaac
    16021 agtcgccaaa gaacttggcc tgaccgaggc cgaattactg gcacgcctga cacgcatgaa
    16081 agagtcccgt gtcatcacac gttttgggcc gtttttcgat gccgcagcga tgggcggtgc
    16141 cttttgcctc tgtgcgatgg ccgttccggc tggggaattc gaagcggtcc tgaccaaagt
    16201 caatgcacat cccgaggtcg cccataatta tgaacgcacg caccggctga acatgtggtt
    16261 cgttttggcc acggaaacgc ccgaagggat cgaggccgcg gcagttgcaa tcgaacggga
    16321 aacggggatc gaggttcttt gtttccccaa acttcaggaa ttctacatcg gctttcgggt
    16381 ggcggcatga tcgacgcaac agacagacag attatccaag caatacaggg cggattgcct
    16441 ctggtttccg ccccatatgc tcaagttgct gatgatctgg ggatgcagga agccgacctg
    16501 cttgagaggc tgtcagccct caaagcgcgc ggcgtaatcc gacgcatcgc ggccgcccct
    16561 aaccactaca agctgggaat gacctcgaac ggcatgactg tctgggatgt cgaagatgac
    16621 cgcatcgccg aattgggcgc tcagatcggt gccctaccct ttgtcaccca ttgctatgaa
    16681 cgcccgcgcg ccttgcccga ctggccctat aacctgtttg ccatggttca cggttcggat
    16741 cgggatgaag tcgaggaaaa acgcgcccag atcactgcga tcttgggtga cgcctgccgg
    16801 gccaaggata tcctctattc cacgcgcatc ctgaaaaaga ccggtttgcg cctgaaaaag
    16861 aaaggctgag acgatgtttc gcctgaccga atacatgcac cagctggtca aaccgacccc
    16921 cgtgcgaaaa cgccgccccg gccctgtgaa gccggtggtg atctggaacc tgacgcggcg
    16981 ctgcaatctg aagtgccgtc attgctatac cgtctcggcg gatgttgcgt tcccgggcga
    17041 gctcagccac gagcaagcca tggtaaccct tgaggatctg ggccagtttc gcgtcccggc
    17101 cctgatcctc tcgggtgggg aaccactgga caggttcgat ttcttcgaca ttgccaaacg
    17161 tgcccgaaac cttgtgccga tgctggcgct gtcgaccaac gggacacgaa ttcatgatga
    17221 gaccgccgac atgattgccg atgtcggatt caactatgtt ggcatctcgt tggatgggat
    17281 cggggccacg aatgactggt tccgcggtgt tgaaggggct tttgcagacg ccctgcgcgg
    17341 tgtgcgtgaa tgcaagaggc gcggcatcaa ggttggcttg cggttttgcc tgaccgaagg
    17401 cacgcagcat cacctgccgg acctgcttca gctatgcgac gacgagggcg tcgacaagtt
    17461 ctacctttcg catctggttt atgccgggcg cggtgacaag aaccgcggcg aggatgccga
    17521 acatcagcgc acccgcaagg gaatggatct gctgttggag cgcgcgtggg aggctgcctc
    17581 gggcggtcgc ccgctggata tcgtgaccgg caacaatgac gcagatgcgg gttatttcct
    17641 gaactggatt cgtgcgcatt tcgacgctga caaggccgcg catgtccgtg agcatctggc
    17701 cgcttgggga ggaaattcca gcggtttggg cgtggccaat atcgataatc tgggccgggt
    17761 ccatcctgac acgtactggt ccgattacac agtaggcaac gttaagacga catcgttttc
    17821 cgagctttgg accagcgatg atccgatgct ggccatgctg cgcacgcgtc cgcgccccct
    17881 taaggggcgc tgtggggctt gcgagctaaa ggatgtctgc ggtggcaaca cccgcatccg
    17941 agccctgcaa ctgaccggtg atccctgggc cgaagatccg gcctgttacc tgacaaacga
    18001 agaaatcggt gttgacgacg caggcgagcg tctgcaggtt acgccgttcc gggggaaaag
    18061 ccatgatccg gcgcatcaat tcttttagtt ccgtctgctc tgagccttcg acatgggcgc
    18121 cagagacacc taagggggcc tccggcggga gtatttttga aaagatgaag ctcgtgttga
    18181 tgtgttctgt gctgggcgct agtggtgcct gggcggatgc accaacggat tatgctgaac
    18241 attgtgcgtc ctgccacggt gaaaaccgct tgggcggcgt cggcccggcc ttgatccccg
    18301 agacgctcca gcgcatgcgc gggccccgca tcgcagcggt aatagccgaa gggcgcgcgg
    18361 cgacgcaaat gcctgctttc tcgcacgaac ttgacgcttt gcagattgaa gagctggccg
    18421 gctggctaaa atcaccgctg gaaaccgacc ccgaatgggg cgaggcccat atcatgaaca
    18481 gccgcacgct ggatgacggt tacatccccg ttgaggcgcc agtgtggtca agtgacccga
    18541 tgaacatcac cctggtggtc gaaaccgggg atcatcatgt cagtgtgctg gacggtgaca
    18601 cgtttgaggt tctggaccgg ttcgagacac ccttcgcggt tcacggcggg ccgaagttca
    18661 gcccggacgg gcgttacgta ttcatcatgt cccgggatgg ctgggttcag aaatacgaca
    18721 tctgggccct gcaacaggtg gggcgcgtac gggcagggct taacagccgt aacatcgcaa
    18781 tgtccggcga cggcaagtgg ctggccgttg cgaattattt gcccaacagt ctgaccttgc
    18841 tgtcgaccga agacctgtcg gtggcaaaag tcattgcgat caaaggaaaa gcgggaaaat
    18901 ccagccgcgt atccgcggtg tatcaggccc ccccgcgtga gagctttgtt ctggcgctca
    18961 aggatgttcc cgagatctgg gaggtcttct acggagccaa cccgccgcaa tccgggctgg
    19021 gtcacgactt tcgcatcgaa gggcagttca agaaccccga tcctttcccg gtgcgcaaga
    19081 tcacaacgcc cgactatctg gacgatttct ttttcgatca gagctatgaa tacgtcatgg
    19141 gtgccgcgcg cgatggcaag ggcggacagg tgatcgacct tgttattggg cacaaggtgg
    19201 ccgatctgga cttgccgggg atgccgcatc taggctcggg gattacgtgg aagcatggcg
    19261 atacgaccgt tatggccacg ccgcatctga ctgacggcac ggtgtcggtg atcgacatgg
    19321 ggacttggga aaccgtcaag cggatcaaga ccgaagggcc gggattcttc atgcggagcc
    19381 acgagaattc gcctttcgtc tgggccgatg tcttctttgg tcccaacaag gatgccatgc
    19441 atgtgatcga caagcaaagc cttgaaatca taaagacttt gcgccctgcc ccgggcaaga
    19501 ccgtggcaca tgtagagttc acaaaggatg gccgccacgc gcttgtgtcg atctgggaag
    19561 atgacggcgc ggtgatcgtt tatgacgcgc agacgctgga agaagtgcgc cgcctgccga
    19621 tgcgtaaacc atctgggaag tacaatgtct ggaacaaaat caccttctcg gaaggcacca
    19681 gccactgagg gcaaatggcc ggtctggaaa ctggccattc tgctttatcc agccaccatg
    19741 ttgaccgtgg ctatcaacct gtttctggcc gggctgatcc tgcacagtgc cggattctca
    19801 gcgataaaac cggttccggc gattctgtgg tcaatcccgt tgggcattcc ggcgacatgg
    19861 ttggccgggc gctgggttcg agggttgatg gatgaagctg acgggtagct gcaaattcgc
    19921 gagcacctga tctaagtcaa gtctccgcct aacagaatcc catagggttc gggaaagaac
    19981 gccgagttgg attctcaatg cccaccttcc acccctcgca tagcttgttt gatcgcgtgt
    20041 cccgtgcggt gtgtggtttg gtgggcattt tcctgttgct tttgcaaatg cttggtccgg
    20101 tgctggcgag tcccggtgag agcatgtggg tggagatctg ctcggaggcg ggcgcggtct
    20161 gggtccaagt tgaccttgaa gaaggggacg acgatccaac cgcgccctgc ccaaaatgcg
    20221 cggactgtgc gctttgtgtg gtgacgacgt cagcaccgat gccgggcgct ttgctgtccg
    20281 caagcgtcgg aaatgttcaa aatgtacgca ttgaacatgg ggagcagtgc attttgtaca
    20341 gccccaaaca cctgtggccc gaaacccggg gacccccgtt tgcgacccga gaagaatctg
    20401 aacgcgcccc gcgcgcgtcc atggcgtcta cccaattgat cggaggtgcg ccgtggtcgt
    20461 aagtcgcgca atccatttcc ttctggccct cgttctgtcc tgcagtgttg caatcagtgc
    20521 acgcgccgac agtcttgcca gctttcttcc cgacattgat ccggctgacc tggccccggg
    20581 tgccgacgcg tttggcccgg cacgtagcga cgttaaggtt gccccggtcc ttcggggtgg
    20641 cgagacgatc gcatgggcct ttctgacttc ggactttgtc ggcacgaccg gctattccgg
    20701 caaacccatt cacgtggttg ccgccattga tgcggacgct gttctgaccg gcgttcagct
    20761 ggtcaagcat tccgaaccca tcgtgctgat cggcattccc aattcccgca tggtcgaact
    20821 gaccgaaggc tatgcgggcc ttgacctgaa acgagaggcc gagaccgggg gtgaggggca
    20881 tgatctcgac attatctcgg gcgcgaccgt gacgatcatg gtgatcgatg acagccttgt
    20941 gcgcggcggg atcaaagtgg cccgcgcgct ggggctgggt ggattgtctc cggtacaagc
    21001 tggaggtccg caacgcgaag tcgatatggc gcaggatgcc atttacgact ggaccacatt
    21061 gtcgggagac ggctcggtcc ggcggatgac gctggatgtc gggcaggtca atgccgcctt
    21121 tgaagccaca ggggatcagc gcgcgatcaa gcgacccgaa ccgggcgagc cggatgacac
    21181 cttcatcgac atgcatatgg cgctggtttc ggtcccgtcg atcggcaagt cactgctggg
    21241 tgaggccgaa taccggaacc tgaccaactg gctgaacgaa ggcgaacagg ccattctggt
    21301 tctgggccgg ggggcctata gcttcaaggg atcgggctat gtccggggtg ggatatttga
    21361 ccggattcag ctgatccagg gcgacagctc ggtgcggttc tttgacaagc agcagcgccg
    21421 tctgggtgag gttgccgcgc cagatgcccc cagctttacc gaactggata tcttcaagat
    21481 cccggctgat gccgagtttg acccggccga gccgttccgc ctgcaattgc tggtgcagcg
    21541 tgccgtcggg gcggttgaaa agacctttct gaccttcgat ctgggataca aactgcctga
    21601 acagtacctg ttgcccgtca ccgcgccatc ggtcgtggat gatgcaacgg gcgaagcggc
    21661 cgccaaggcc gccctgtggc agcgtatctg gaaggatcgc accgtcgaga tcgccgggct
    21721 tggtgtcatg ctgctggtgt tgacggcgac gttcttcttc cagttccacg ccacgatgaa
    21781 tgcgcgcgtc ttttactggt tccgcatcgg gtacctgacg atgaccctgt tcttcatcgg
    21841 ctggtatgcc aacgcgcagc tgagcgtggt gaacctgatg gcgctggcgg gcagtttacg
    21901 cacggggttc tcgtgggacg cgttcctgct ggatccgctg gtctttatcc agtggtttgc
    21961 cgtggccgcc gccctgttgt tctggggtcg cggagcctat tgcggctggc tgtgcccgtt
    22021 tggcgcgctt caggagctga ccaataagat cgcacgggcg tttaaagtgc cgcaatggac
    22081 tttgccctgg ggtctgaacg agcggctctg gcctgcgaaa tacatgatct ttttgggtct
    22141 ttttggtctg agtttcgtgt cgatcccgct ggccgagcaa tatgccgaga tcgagccgtt
    22201 caagaccgcg atcattctga aattcatgcg cgactggccg tttgtggtct ttgcgctggt
    22261 cctgctgggg atcgggctgt tcatcgaacg gttctattgc cgctatcttt gcccgctggg
    22321 cggagcgctg gcgatccctg cccgtatccg catgttcgac tggctgcgcc gctacaacga
    22381 ttgtggcacg ccctgtcaga cctgcgccaa tgaatgcccc gttcaggcga tccaccccac
    22441 cggtgagatc aatccgaacg agtgcgtcac ctgcctgcat tgtcaggtgc tctatcagtc
    22501 cgaggacaaa tgtcccgtcg ttatccgcca actgaaacgg cgggccaaga ccgggtcggt
    22561 cacacctaag acccccctcg ggcaaccacc ggcgaaccat ccaaacgcca aaccgaaaac
    22621 cgtttcctaa aaggaggaac gaccatgtcg gaccaagaaa acaaactgaa catcacgcgc
    22681 cgcggtatgc tgggggccac tgccaccggt gccgtcatcg ccgggaccgg tctgggatcg
    22741 accctgatga ccgcgaaaga ggccagcgct gccgccaagc agcatctgga gccgggcgag
    22801 ctggacgaat attacggctt ctggtcgtcg ggccagaccg gcgaactgcg cattctaggc
    22861 gtgccgtcca tgcgcgagct gatgcgggtg ccggtgttca accgctgctc ggccacgggc
    22921 tggggccaga ccaacgagtc gctgaaggtt ctgaccgagg gcctgctgcc tgaaaccaag
    22981 gagttcctgg ctgcaaacgg caaggtcacc tatgacaacg gcgacctgca ccacccgcat
    23041 atgtcgttca ccgacggcac ctatgatggc cgttatctgt tcatgaacga caaggccaac
    23101 acccgcgtgg cccgtgtgcg ctgtgacgtg atgaaatgcg acaagatcat cgagatcccg
    23161 aacgcgcatg acatccacgg cctgcgtccg cagaaattcc cgcgcaccgg ctatgtcttt
    23221 gccaatggtg agcacgaggc cccgctggtc aatgacggcc agatccttga tgatccgtca
    23281 caatatgtga acatctttac tgccatcgac ggcgacacca tggaagttgc atggcaggtg
    23341 atggtgtcgg gtaacctcga taacaccgac tgcgactatc agggcaaata cgccttctcg
    23401 acctcgtata actcggaaat gggtatgaac ctggccgaga tgaccgagaa cgagctggac
    23461 catgtggtcg tgttcaacct caaaggtatc gaagaggccg tagcggccgg gaactatcag
    23521 gaactgaacg gcgtcaaggt cgtggacggg cgtaaagagg cgggtggaaa cctgacccgg
    23581 tacatcccga tcccgaactc gccacacggt gtgaacgctg cgcctgacaa gaaacacatc
    23641 atgatcaacg gcaagctgtc gccgaccgtg tccgtaatcg atgtggaaaa ggtcgatgcg
    23701 ctgttcagcg aaaacgccga tccgcgttcc gctgttgtcg ccgagccgca gctgggtctt
    23761 ggcccgcttc acacggcgtt cgacggcaag ggcaacgcct ataccaccct gttcctggac
    23821 agccaggtgg tgaagtggga catcgccaag gcgatcgagg cctatgcggg tgctgatgtt
    23881 gacccgatca tcgacaaggt cgacgtgcat taccagccgg gccacaactc gacctcgatg
    23941 ggtgaaactg ccgaagcaga tggcaagtgg ctgatttcga tgaacaagtt ttcgaaagac
    24001 cgcttcctga acgtaggccc gctgaagccc gaaaatgagc agctgatcga tatttccggc
    24061 gacaagatga aggtggtcca tgacggtccg acctttgccg agccgcatga ctcgatcatt
    24121 gttcaccggt ccaaggtgaa cccggtgaat gtctgggacc gcaacgaccc aatgtgggaa
    24181 gaggcgcgcg cgcaggctgc cgctgacggc gtcgatctgg acgaaggtgc cgaggaaccg
    24241 atccgggacg gcaacaaggt gcgggtctac atgacctcga ccgcgcccgt gttcagcatg
    24301 gagaagttca ccgtcaaaca gggtgacgaa gtgaccgttt atgtcaccaa cctggatgat
    24361 gtggacgatg tgacccacgg cttctgcctg tcgaacttcg gtatcgcgat ggaagttgca
    24421 ccgcaggcca cggcctcggt cacgttcatt gctgaccgtc cgggcgtgca ctggttctat
    24481 tgccagtggt tctgccacgc gctgcacatg gagatgcgcg gccggatgtt tgttgagccg
    24541 cggagcgcat aaacatgcgt tggcccctgc tcataccgct cctgctcggc tcgccccttt
    24601 gggcggcgga ctgggatgtg cccaaccggg cgggggccat caacgagata ctggcgcagg
    24661 cggcggatgg ggacaccctt cgcctgagcc ccggcgatta cgtcgagcag ttggttctgg
    24721 accggcccgt gaccctcgac gggctgggac aggccaccat cgacggacaa ggccaaggca
    24781 gcgtgatcac agtgaccggg ccgggcgtga ccctgcgcgg gcttacggtg atcggatcag
    24841 gctcggatca tgacgggatc gacagcggca tccagctgac caagacggcg cgcgcgccgg
    24901 tggtcgagga taacgtgctg ctgggcaatc tttacggcat cgacatacac ggtgcgaagg
    24961 acagcatcgt acgacgcaac cggattgaag ggcgacagga tcgccacatg aacgcgcgtg
    25021 gcaatggtgt ctatgtctgg aacgcgccgg gtgcagtggt tgaaggcaat gacatccgct
    25081 atggccgcga cgggatcttt gtgaactcgt ccaagaagaa cacctttacc ggcaacctat
    25141 tccgcgatct gcggtttgcc gttcactaca tgtatgccga cgactcggtc gtcagcgaca
    25201 atgtctcgat cggcaacgat ctgggctatg cggtgatgtt cacgaccaat gtgcgggtcg
    25261 ccaacaatgt ctcgatcggg gaccgcgaac atggcgtgat gctgaattac gccaacaaga
    25321 gcgtcatcac cggcaatgtg gtgaaaggtg ccaaggaaaa atgcaccttc ctctataact
    25381 cgaacaagaa cgaattcacc gacaactggt ttgagggatg cggcatcggc atccatttta
    25441 ccgctggcag tgaacgcaac cgcatcgtcg gcaattcatt catcggcaac cggacgcagg
    25501 tgaaatatgt ctcgaccaag tgggtcgagt ggtccgaaga cgggcgcggc aactactggt
    25561 ccgattttgc cgcctatgat gtggatggca acggcatcgc cgatgtcccc tatcgaccca
    25621 atgacagtat ggaccatgtg ctgtggaccc aacccgcagc caaattgctg ctcggctcgc
    25681 ctgccgtgca gctggtacgc tggtcgcaat cagccttccc ggcactgttg ccggggggtg
    25741 tgatggacag caacccattg atgcaagccc ctgaaccccc agctatgaaa aaggtgcctc
    25801 atgacggata aggccctgtc aattgaccat gtcagcaaga accgggggaa aacctgcgtt
    25861 cttgacgata tcaccctatc ccttgccccc ggtcagcgcg tggcgctgct gggccataac
    25921 ggcgcgggaa agtcgaccct gatcaagtcc atccttggcc tgacgcccat tcgggacggg
    25981 gccattcgga tcggggacgc cacccctggc agcgcgcagg ctcgacggga tacggcgtat
    26041 ctgcccgagg cggtctcgtt tcacccagcg ttgacggggc gcgagcagct gacgctgttt
    26101 acaaaactgt ccgggtcaaa agccgatgtg cccggcctgt tggagcgcgt tggtctgagc
    26161 gacgcattgg accgccggat cggggcctat tccaagggga tgcggcaacg tctggggctg
    26221 gcgcaggtgc tgctgggaca gccgaaagtg gcgctgctag acgagccgac atccggcctg
    26281 gacccgatct cgcggcagga cctttatgcc atcattgatg aattggccgc gcagggtacc
    26341 gccgtgctga ttgccagcca tgctttgacc gaggttgagg cgcgcaccga ccggatcgcc
    26401 atcatgcgca agggtcggat ggtcgccgat gacacgctga acaatctctc ggcgctggcc
    26461 gggctgccga tccggctgaa ggtgcgtgcc agcgccaatg cggatgccct ggccgccgaa
    26521 ctgggcggca accggatcaa cggcgcgtcc gttgagctgc tctgcacacc cgaagacaag
    26581 atggaggccc tgcgccggat cgccgggttg ggcgatgcgg tggcggatgt ggaaatgaca
    26641 ccgcccaagc tggaggacct ttatcgccac tatgcacagg aggagaggac atgacccgct
    26701 tccttgccat cacccgaact gaaatgctga tcctgcgccg caaccgctgg ctgttggttg
    26761 ccacgctgat catggtgctg ttcgccttgg cgctgacctt tgcgggcagt gcgcccaccg
    26821 gcacattggg tgtcgatatg ctgaccgtat cggtcgcgtc gatgaccacg ttgtcggtct
    26881 atcttgcgcc tttgctggcg ctgatgattt ccttcgatgc catcgcgggc gatgtggacc
    26941 ggggcagcct gtcgctgctg ctgtcctatc cggccgggcg cggggaaatc ctgttgggca
    27001 agttctgcgc ccatctggcc gcgctggcct ttgccatgac cgtcggtttt ggcaccgcag
    27061 gtgcggtagc cgcgtacttt ggtggtgcgg ggccggaaag cctgatggcg ctggtgcgac
    27121 ttgtcctgac ctcgatcctg ctgggcgccg tgtttctggc gcttggatac ctgctgtccg
    27181 ctttggcgag gggcgccacg gcggcggcgg gtctgtcggc cgggctttgg ctggtatttg
    27241 tcgtccttta tgatctgggc ctgttggggg ctgtcgtcat ggacaagggc ggcgccttca
    27301 cccaatccgt ctttccatgg gtgatggtgg ccaacccggc cgacgctttc cgtttgtgga
    27361 acatcgccgc gacggaaggc gtggccatgg cttcgggcat gaccggggcc gcacaggccc
    27421 tgccggtctg ggccgcgccc gcgtcgctga tgatctggcc ggtgctgggc tttgccctcg
    27481 cccggctggc tttccggagg gttgagccat gagacgtctt gccctgatcg cattgctcgc
    27541 actggcggcc tgcaaagaag agctggccga ggcccccgac ccggtcgatc tgacacccga
    27601 tgcgctgagc tacttctgcc agatgaatgt cgccgagcat ggcggcccca aggggcaggt
    27661 tcatctggaa ggctatccgg ccccgctttt ctttgcacag gtgcgggaca tggtggccta
    27721 tctgaaaagc cccgagcgcg atgcggatat cacggccatc tatgtcagcg atatgggcgt
    27781 tgcgccaagc tggcggcagc cggggatttc gaactggatc gctgcggatg gtgcgacttt
    27841 tgtggttggt gccgatgtgg ccggcggcat gggcgcgcgc gaagtggtgc cttttgccga
    27901 tcctgccgat gcccaggttt tcgcggatac ctatggcggg accgcgatgc gcctgcccga
    27961 cattcctgat gccgaagtgc ttggcccggt cgatcttgat ctgaagttgg agacccccgt
    28021 atgaccgccc tgtcccgtcg ccgatttcta atcatttcgg ccgcctgtgc ggcctccccg
    28081 gccatggcct ttgacacgca ctggcgcggc accgcccttg gggctgccgc cagcctgcgg
    28141 ctggtcgggc tgacagatgc cgaggccgca ccaatcattg ccgccgtcga gggtgaggtg
    28201 acccggctgg aggatatctt cagcctgtac cgtccgcagt cacagctgag ccgcctgaac
    28261 cgcgacggtg ttttgaccga acccgcgcct gagctgttga atgtgctgag cctgagcagt
    28321 gcgctgcatc aggcatccgg cggcgcattc gaccccagca ttcagcccct gtggtatgct
    28381 ttggcaacag gcgctggccc cgaagatctg gctgccgccc gcgctgctgt gggctgggaa
    28441 cgggtgtctt tcgatgccgc gtcggtgcga ctgccggtgc cgggtcagtc ggccctgacg
    28501 ctgaacggta tcgcccaagg agcgatcacg gatcggatcg ctgcgctgct gcgtggcctt
    28561 ggcttgcgtg atgttctggt cgatatggga gaggttgccg ccttgggtgc acgaagcgac
    28621 ggcactcctt ggaaagccgg gttggccgcg ccggaccagc gggttctgaa acgggtcgcg
    28681 ctccgtgacc gcgcggtcgc gacatcatcg tcgctgggga cgcagctggg acagggtttg
    28741 ggccacatca tcaccccgga cgggcctgca aaccgggaca gaacggtttc ggtttctgcc
    28801 cctgacgcgg tgatcgcaga tgggctgtct actgcgatat gcgcggcgcc cgaaagccaa
    28861 gtcgctgaaa tcttaagtca ttttcccagg gcccgtgtcg agctgaatgt atgacgcatg
    28921 gtcgcaaatc tcaggtgggt caggaaaatt caccaagaac atgatattcg cgaaaaacat
    28981 gatataggtc aattcgtgcg ctgcttcgcg cagttaggaa gtaaggacgc gaaccaatct
    29041 atccacactc gagtcgccag ccatgagcca gttgaccagc agacgcgctt ttctgagcgc
    29101 acgtatccta cgggaggatc ctgatgcgat tcgaccgccg ggcgcgggcg tgacaggctt
    29161 tgccgatctg tgcacaggct gtgaagactg cgccggggcc tgcccggaag acatcatcac
    29221 attcgacgac agcggctttc cggttctgga tctttccgca ggcggctgca ccttatgcgg
    29281 tgcatgtgcc gaggtttgcc cgaccccggc gctgttgccc gagcgtgtgg ccgagtggcc
    29341 gtggcgcgca cggatcgagg ccgcaagctg tctgtcgatg aacggggtga gctgccgcct
    29401 gtgccaggac acttgcgaac aggaagccat ccgctttcgc ctgcaactgg gcgggcgggc
    29461 tgaaccggcg cttgaaaccg aaacctgtat cggatgcggc acatgttctg ccgcgtgccc
    29521 tgccggggcc atcacgatgc accgccccgc ccctttgcac ccggaggtga cccaatgaat
    29581 atctgtggct gtcttgtcca catcgccccc gatcacaccg acgccgcgcg cgcggcgata
    29641 accggcaccg atggcgtcga gcttcatgcg gaggccgagg atggccggtt cgtcgtggtt
    29701 gtcgaggata cagccgaccg gctggcctcg gaaaccatca tggatctgca ccagatcccc
    29761 ggcgtgatct cattgtcgct gacctatcac catttcgaag atcccgcgga ggctgctccg
    29821 cgtcctgatg ctccaagcca accgtccagc aggaggccca tgcaatgacc atctctgaat
    29881 cccgtcgtac attcctgaaa gcgtccgcag cggctgccac ggcctcggct gccggcatcc
    29941 cactggccgc tggttcggcc agcgctcagg ccgccgcgcc tgatatccgc tgggacaagg
    30001 ccgcctgccg gttctgcggt acgggctgtt cggttctggt gggcaccaag gatggccgcg
    30061 tagtcgcaac gcagggcgac ccggatgcgc cggtcaaccg gggtctgaac tgtatcaagg
    30121 gctatttcct gtccaagatt atgtatggca aggaccgcct gaccacgccg cttttgcgca
    30181 aaaccaacgg cgaatatgac aagaatggcg agtttgaacc ggtcagctgg gacgaagcct
    30241 ttgacgtcat ggctgccaag tggaaagagg cgctggccaa gaaaggcccg accagcgtgg
    30301 gcatgttcgg ttccggtcag tggaccgtct gggaaggtta tgcggcggcc aagatgatga
    30361 aggccgggtt ccggtcgaac aacatcgacc ccaacgcgcg tcactgcatg gcgtcggccg
    30421 tggtcggctt tatccgcacc ttcggcatcg acgagcctat gggctgctat gacgaccttg
    30481 agcacgcgga tacgtttgtt ctgtgggggt cgaacatggc cgagatgcac ccgatcctgt
    30541 ggtcgcgtct gaccgatacg cgcctgacca agccgggatg cgaagtgcat gttctgtcga
    30601 ccttcgagca ccgctcgttc gagctggccg acaatggcat ggtgttcaac ccgcagaccg
    30661 atctggcgat cctgaactat atcgccaatt acatcatcca gaatggcgcg gtgaacgaag
    30721 agttcgtcaa gaaccacgtc aatatcacca aaacagccac cgatatcggt tatggcctgc
    30781 gcgacaatca tccgctgcaa caagaggccg cgaaccccaa tgtcggcaag atggaaccga
    30841 tcagctttga ggaatatgcc gaggcggtat cggaatacac gctggaatac acttcagaac
    30901 tgtccggtgt tccggcggac aagctggagc gtctggccca gcaatatgcc gacccgaacc
    30961 gcaaggtcat gagcctgtgg accatggggt tcaaccagca tacccgcggg tcgtgggtga
    31021 actcgttgat gtacaacgtg cacctgctgg tgggcaagat ttccgagccc ggaaactcgc
    31081 ccttctcgct gaccggtcag ccgtcggcct gcggaaccgc gcgtgaggtt ggcacctttg
    31141 cccaccgtct gcccgccgac atggttgtca tgaatgacga gcaccgcaag atttgtgaaa
    31201 ccgcctggaa cgtgcctgcg ggtaccattc cggccaagcc cggctttcac gccgtgctgc
    31261 agcaccgcaa gctgaaggat ggcgacctga acgcctattg ggtgcagtgc aacaacaaca
    31321 tgcaggccgc accgaacatc aacgaagaag gctatcccgg gtatcgcaac cccgaaaact
    31381 tcatcaccgt atcagacccc tacccgaccg tcacggccgt gtccgccgac ctgatcctgc
    31441 ctaccgccat gtgggtcgag aaggaaggtg cctatggcaa cgcggaacgc cgtacccagt
    31501 tctggcggca gcaggtcaag gcacccggcg aggccaagtc ggacatgtgg caggtgatgg
    31561 aattctcgaa acgctttaca gtcgaagagg tttggggcga agagttgctg gccaccatgc
    31621 cagagcatcg cggcaagacc atgtacgagg ttctgttcgc caatggcagc gtcgacaagt
    31681 tcccgctgtc ggaaacggcc gagggctttg acaacgacga atccgagcat ttcgggttct
    31741 acgttcagaa gggtctgttc gaggaatatg ccaacttcgg gcgcggccac gcgcacgatc
    31801 tggctccgtt tgaaacctat caccaagccc gtggcctgcg ctggccggtc gtggatggca
    31861 aggaaacgct gtatcgtttc cgcgaaggct atgaccctta tgtgcccgaa ggtgcgggcg
    31921 tgaagttcta tggcaagaag gatggcaagg cgagcatcat ctttgcgcct tacgaacctg
    31981 cggccgagga accggatgcc gaatatgatc tgtggctgtg caccggtcgt gtgctggaac
    32041 actggcattc ggggtcgatg acacgccgtg tgccagagct gcaccgcgcc tacccggcgg
    32101 ctgtggttta catgcatccg caggacgcca aggatcggga tctgcgccgg ggtcaggaga
    32161 ttgttctgtc cacccgtcga ggcgaggtca ccagccgggt tgagacccgt gggcgcaaca
    32221 aggtgccgcg cggtctggtg ttcatgccgt ggtttgatga aggccagctg accaacaagc
    32281 tgacgctgga cgcgacctgc ccgctgtcga aagagaccga cttcaagaaa tgcgcctgca
    32341 aggtcgagcg cgcataggca acaaggatcg tacgggtaaa tcctcatgtc ttttgccgac
    32401 aaaccccttt cgccgcagcg gcgccggttc ctgcaggatt cggcgcgggc ggcgggcggc
    32461 tgcgtggtcg ccgggacggt gctggcctat cttgcccgcg acgcccgcgc cctgccagcc
    32521 gaggctttgc gcccgcccgg cgcgctgccg gaaaaggagt ttctgtcggc ctgcatccgc
    32581 tgcggattat gcgtgcggga ttgcccatac gataccctga aactggccga gttgggctcg
    32641 gacgcggtgg cgacgggaac accctttttc accgctcggg attttccctg cgagatgtgc
    32701 gacgacatcc catgtgtcgc cgcatgtccg accggggcac tggatcccgc gttggacaat
    32761 atcgacgatg cgaagatggg ggtcgcggtt ctggtcgatc aggagaactg cctgaacttc
    32821 ctcgggttgc gctgcgatgt ctgttaccgc gtctgccccg tcatcgacga ggcgatcacg
    32881 ctggacacca cgcacaacac gcggtcgggc catcacgcga tgttcatccc gaccgtccac
    32941 gccgaccgct gcaccggttg cggcatgtgc gagaaaagct gtgttctgcc cgaggccgcc
    33001 atcaaggtgc tgcctgcccg gctggcgcgg ggcagttcgg cagagcatta ccgcaagggt
    33061 tgggaagaaa aggccgcgaa aggcgcgccg gtggtcgagg ggatcatcga tctgccggac
    33121 cgtttgcccg gaccgggcac ggacaatctg gtcacgcccg gcggctttgc gccgggatat
    33181 gatctgccgg gggtgggaca atgagcgtcc gcacagatat gcccacaggt cacgaggcca
    33241 tcgccagcaa gggctggatc ggcgcgcatc gctatctgct gctgcgccgt gcaagccagc
    33301 tgttctttct ggttctgttt ctgctgggcc catggttcgg catctggatc gttcagggca
    33361 cgctggccgg gtcgctgacg ctgggcgtgc tgcctttgac cgatccgttc atcctgttgc
    33421 agagcatggt tgcaggccac tggcccgagg tgacggcact gatcggcggg gcgatcgttc
    33481 tggtgatcta cgcgctgatc ggcgggcggg tctattgttc ctgggtctgc ccgatcaatc
    33541 cggtgacgga tgcggccaac tggctgcatc gcaagctgga cctgccgaag ggctggcaac
    33601 caaagcgcgg cacgcgcctg tggattctgg caaccgtcct gcttgtttcg ggtctgagcg
    33661 gcatgatcgc gtgggaactg atcaacccga tcaccatgct gcatcgcggg ctggtctttg
    33721 gaatgggctt tgtctgggcc ttgatcgccg ccatctttgt ctttgacgtc ttcgtctcgc
    33781 gccacggatg gtgcgggcac ctgtgcccgg tgggcgcgtt ctatggcctg atcggaacaa
    33841 aaagcctgct gcggatcagc gccacaaacc gcgccgcctg cgatgactgc atggattgtt
    33901 acgcgatctg cccggaaaat caggtgatct cgccagcgct gaagggcaaa ccgggaagta
    33961 ccccgctgat cctgtcaccc gactgcacga attgtggccg ctgcatcgat gtctgcgcgg
    34021 tcgacgtctt tacctttact caccggttcg acgaccacgt cgtccaacct ttcgatccag
    34081 ttgccgcgcc cgagccgcgc gccgccagac ctatctaggg gagtgccaag atgaaaaaat
    34141 cgatcgttac aggcggaatt gcccttctac ccgtattatt gctgagcggt tgggccgtcg
    34201 cgcaatctgc tcaggttgaa tccctgcgtg gtgcggacgt ggatgagccg gtgccgctgg
    34261 accagatcca ccgcaatgtt gaagggcggc agcagcgcaa ttaccggcag caaccgccat
    34321 tgatcccgca ttcggtcgaa cagtaccaga tcgacatccg taccaatcag tgcctgtcct
    34381 gccatgactg gaccaaagcc ggtgaccgca acgcaccgac gctgtcgatg acccattatc
    34441 tggaccgcga aggccgcgaa ctggatcgga tcgccggaac gcggtatttc tgcaaccagt
    34501 gccacgtacc gcaggccgac gccccgccgc tggtcgacaa cgtgttccag ccctccgccg
    34561 gcaattgatc caacgcaaga ctgaaaggag caccgacatg gccgactccc ctgaaaaccg
    34621 cggcttgctt ggtcgcctct ggaacgcgat ctggacgccg acggtgttgt tcagttcagg
    34681 ctttctggtc ctggccggat ttctggccgg tatcctgttc tggggtggat ttcactggac
    34741 ccttgagctg acgaataccg aagaattctg tacttcgtgc cacacgatgg aaacgaacct
    34801 gggcgaatat cgcgaaacgg tccattacaa caaccattcc ggcgttcgtg cgatctgttc
    34861 cgactgccac gtgccggatg aatggagcca caagatcaaa gccaagatca tggccgtcaa
    34921 agacgtctat catgagctgg ccggaaccat cagcacaccc gagcaatacg aggcgcatcg
    34981 cctgagcatg gcttcggccg tgtggaagaa gatgaaggaa tcggacagcc gtgaatgccg
    35041 aaactgtcac aactttgact acatggactt taccattcag gaaacacggg ccgcgtcgga
    35101 acaccagcgc gccattgaca ccggcatgac atgtatcgac tgccatcagg gcatcgcgca
    35161 taatctgccc gcaaactatc tggaacagta ccagaaaata agcgaggccg tggagggcga
    35221 ggttctgcaa gaacatgcat ccgcctctgg cgacgacatt cgcgcgtttc tgaacaacag
    35281 ctcgaattga tgtggggacg gacatgctag acttacttgg aacaatcggc gccaatgtcc
    35341 tgggcctgcc cggcatacta gggctggcgc ttggaatgat gacccgcaag ctgtggttgg
    35401 gcgcggcact gggggccgtt gtcggcatgc tggaaacgct ggtttttgcg ggctttcagt
    35461 ttgctcatgt ggaagcggtg gaactgggca tctcgattct ggtcgggctt tgcgcgggca
    35521 gccttggcac tgccatccgc ctgaaaggcg caaccgtctg aagaagacac cggttctgcc
    35581 catttggtgg aaccggtatc ctgtcaggta aactttccag cgccaaagcg gatgcttgtg
    35641 tcgcacgcga cgcgactatt gacgtagggg aagcggttaa ggcgcgcggc agtgtcgaaa
    35701 atcggcaggg tctgattttc gcatttccac aacttcgata aaagcgcacg aggccctagc
    35761 gcctatggga aaacaccctt ccccattaca cgcggcaagg cagcatgccg ggcccagttt
    35821 tgcgcgtgaa aaatcaatat gaaactgaaa gccaatgatt tgacacgaaa aactcaaagt
    35881 ggagtggaat ttcaacccta catctgtcac agcagataac aagttaacaa tggtgtccct
    35941 gcgtcatgtg gattgaacgt aaattcctct ctatttttgc ttatacaaat acaatatgtt
    36001 ttgaggggag taaggggaga aggaaaatgg gcgggggcgc agaacgatga cgggggtcct
    36061 tgaggcatcg ccgcgtatct caaaagttct tcgactggct gatctggaaa accatgccac
    36121 cctgtttcgg caggaaggcg tggatgatga tattctggac gagttgacag atcccgaact
    36181 gcgcgatctg gggctgacgg ttggcgaaag aaagcggttt cgcaaggcgc aggcccgtct
    36241 gaaatctgag gaggcatcga cccggcagga gcttaggtcc gaagccgagc ggcgacagct
    36301 tacgctggtt ttctgcgatc tagtggggtc cacgcagctg gcccagcggt atgacccgga
    36361 agacctgatg cagatcatga acctgtatct ggatacggcg atcggcaccc tgaaacagca
    36421 tggctgtcac ctggcctaca ggcagggtga cgggatcatg gtctatttcg gatatccaaa
    36481 agccatggag gacgatgccg aacgcgccgt tcgcgccgtg ctggagacca ttgaagccgt
    36541 acaaaacctt gaaaacaggt ttggcgaaaa actggatctg cgggcgggaa ttgccaccgg
    36601 tatggtcgtt gtgggggtgg tctcgtcaac aagtcttggg tcgcaggact ttctggtcgg
    36661 tgaaaccgcg aacctcgcat cccgcctgca aggtctggcc gagccgggcg aggtggtcgt
    36721 ttccgcagag acgtggcggt tgacacaagg cgcattcgaa ttcgagcccc gtggcagcca
    36781 caacctgaaa ggatttgaca atcagcgcac tgtctatcgc gccatttccg aaagcgtcgc
    36841 gaccagccgg ttcgatgcgc gtgtcggaca gtcagctgtt gatcttgtcg cccggggcga
    36901 cgatctttca gtcctaacgc agctttggaa agatgcacag gcggggtccg gcaggttcgc
    36961 gtttgtcggc ggcgccgcag gcattggcaa gtcgcggctg atcaagtccc tgtctgaaac
    37021 aattggcgtc aaacccttta cgttgcagtg tattccgcat ctggccagcc ttccgcttca
    37081 tccgatcgtg ggagagttga ggcgggtttc aggagacaag tccgatgata gcatccgagg
    37141 cgcgatttcc gactttgttc aggccgcctc tcgtctgagc gacgcggatt tgcctgttct
    37201 tctggatatg gccggggtcg aaacgggcgc agcgccggat ccggaccccc tgaagaaggc
    37261 ccgcaagtcg ctggacgtgt tgttgcgcag cattggcagc ctgtgcgaca ggcgcggcac
    37321 cttgctgctg gtggtggaag atgttcactg ggctgacgca accacgctgg acgtgctgga
    37381 ggcgctggca tcaggactgg acgggttccc gatactggtg gtcctgtcgc atcgccctga
    37441 atatgagccg ccagagcatt acgaaggccg cgcggcgcgc atcgatctga cgcctttggc
    37501 cagcagtgaa gcctcggaac tggtccggcg cgtggctgag ccgtacagtt tgccggtcat
    37561 cctgatcagg cagattgtcg agaaagccga tggcgtgccg ctttacatcg aagagatgac
    37621 aaaggcggtt ctggaccagc tgccgcaaga tgcgccgatc aacgccgagg ttctggatgc
    37681 cctgagtatc cccgcaaccc ttcaggattc gttgatgtcg cgtcttgacc ggatggaaaa
    37741 cgcaaagccc attgcacagc ttgggtctgt tatcgggcgc agtttcacct cggcgatgat
    37801 ccaggcggtg gcgcaggaag acatggatgt ggaaagcgcg ctgatgcagc ttatggcggc
    37861 tggcgttgtg ctgatcacgg gcgaagccgg aacggccacc tatacgttca accacgcgct
    37921 ggttcaggat acggcctata actcgctgct gcgcgaagac cggcagaagg ttcacctcaa
    37981 aatcgcacgg gccttgctgg ccggacataa cgcattcgga agccccgccc ccgataccgt
    38041 ggcgcatcac tgcgaccatg gcgggttgaa ggatgaggcg gtgtccaact ggtttacggc
    38101 aggcgaacaa gccctgtcgc ggttggcgaa cctgcctgcg atctcggcct ttcgcgcggc
    38161 cctgcgcaat atcggaacga tgcccgccaa tgccgagcgt gacgggttcg agcttcgggt
    38221 gcagatgaat atcctgccgg cttacatggc gatttatgga tggtcctccg atcaggtcgg
    38281 agagacagcc gcccgcgcga tggagcttgc ccatgcattg ggcgatggcg aaaccctttt
    38341 tgcggccacc ttctgccgct ggaccaattt ctttgtcgcg ggccagatga accgcgcaat
    38401 ggagatggga caggccctgg acgcgatggc cggtatgagc ggcgacactg ttcccaacgc
    38461 gctggcagcc cgcgcgctga gctttacgca ttacttccgt ggggaatttg cggattgcga
    38521 gcagcagctt gaccgtgcct ttgccctgat cacgcccgag ctggacatgg ccatgatgcc
    38581 gatgacccag tcctcgacca cggcgtcatt gctggccatt caggggtgcc ttctgtggca
    38641 gcagggcaag ttcgatgagg cggaggccgc gcgcttgaaa gccatcgacg tcagccgggc
    38701 actgaaccac gcacccaacc ttgtctacat catgggcgcg tgcagcatgt tcctgcccta
    38761 cgcaggcgaa tgggaccggc tggacgtgac catgaaggaa gcccgcaaga tcgccgacga
    38821 ggaagggttc ctgtatcttc acgccatgca ggatatctac atgggtcttg cgcaggcggg
    38881 aaaaggcgac atcgagggcg ttccggccca tatcgaagcg tgcatgaacc tgatctcaaa
    38941 gtctggtgga aactttactt ttccgcagaa tcagattgtt ctgtctgagt tgatgatcga
    39001 tcacggggat attgatcagg ccctggaccg gcttgaaacc gtgtgtaccc ctggttggga
    39061 acgaggagaa acgctgaaca aaccggaata tcaccgcgtg cgggccaaag cctttgctgc
    39121 caagggtgat cgggacagcg cgattgccga gggtaaacaa ggattggcgc ttgcccgcga
    39181 atgtggtgcc gttgttcagg aacaacgcgc cggggcacta ctggacagtt tgacgaaagc
    39241 cgaatgaacg agacggactg cccggccaaa cagggcagca tcaccaagag ggatttacaa
    39301 tgaccgatgc attggattgg aacaccgaac agtggaatgc cgttaacaag gccgtccatg
    39361 atgaggcgct gcgcgcgcgg gtggctgcga gcttcctgcc gctttatggg ccgctgccag
    39421 cggacacgca atctgttccc ctgaacaagc tgggtctgat tgacaacgcg tcaggcgcgg
    39481 ccaaacgtct ggaagtaaat gattatgaca ccctgcggct gacgacggtt tccgtcaacg
    39541 tctacctgaa aggcgcgcag gtggctgatc cggaactggc cgcggccatg atcatgttcc
    39601 gccgggccgc cgccgtcgtg gccaaggttg aggatgacat cattttcaac ggccagccgg
    39661 gcaccggcga agcccccaga catgccggtg gcgcacctgc cgatctgccg ccgatctata
    39721 ccgtcagtgg aggcggcaaa tatccggggc tgctggaggc tggcgaaggt cagtccatat
    39781 cgatcaacgg gaagaaaaag ccctgttccg gccccgaggt tttcgaggcc gtggttgcgg
    39841 gcatcaataa actggaagcg cacggatacc ttgggccttt cgcctgcgtg atgggcaatg
    39901 gattgtttca ggccgtgacc acgccgattg agaactcgat ggtgctgccg cgtgacagta
    39961 ttcttccgtt ccttgacggc ccgctgctgc gatcgggcac ccttcccgca aacaaggctg
    40021 cacttgtatc gctgcaaggt gcgccggtcg agattgtcgt gccttcggat atcgcggtga
    40081 agtatctgca aacctcgtct ga
//
