# Supplementary material for: Decoding coral resistance to eutrophication through the association of hyper‑efficient denitrifiers as key microbial allies
Source: Nat Commun. 2026 May 19;17:3938. doi: 10.1038/s41467-026-72571-w (PMC13187470; doi:10.1038/s41467-026-72571-w)
Supplement: Supplementary file 21 — Source Data [file 41467_2026_72571_MOESM21_ESM.zip › Source Data/FigureS6/BF11_denitrification.gbk]

LOCUS       contig00002            61677 bp    DNA              UNK 01-JAN-1980
DEFINITION  .
ACCESSION   contig00002
VERSION     contig00002
KEYWORDS    .
SOURCE      .
  ORGANISM  .
            .
FEATURES             Location/Qualifiers
     CDS             complement(2094..2381)
                     /gene="soxD_2"
                     /locus_tag="BF11_02037"
                     /EC_number="1.5.3.1"
                     /inference="ab initio prediction:Prodigal:002006"
                     /inference="similar to AA sequence:UniProtKB:Q46336"
                     /codon_start=1
                     /transl_table=11
                     /product="Sarcosine oxidase subunit delta"
                     /translation="MIINHPLLGPRDASEFTYLGDASLINRPDWQSDTAAAEFHDYLYL
                     RDNPAGTHRELWFHEQGDRSWLVVTRDTLTHEILATELARDVARKTGRGK"
     gene            complement(2094..2381)
                     /locus_tag="BF11_02037"
                     /gene="soxD_2"
     CDS             complement(2394..3644)
                     /gene="soxB_2"
                     /locus_tag="BF11_02036"
                     /EC_number="1.5.3.1"
                     /inference="ab initio prediction:Prodigal:002006"
                     /inference="similar to AA sequence:UniProtKB:P40875"
                     /codon_start=1
                     /transl_table=11
                     /product="Sarcosine oxidase subunit beta"
                     /translation="MRYSALAIMRQVLNGHRGWKPAWRDPEPQSSYDFIVIGGGGHGLA
                     TAYYLAKEHNAARVAVLEKGWIGGGNVGRNTTIIRANYLLDGNQPFYELSLKLWENLEQ
                     DLNYNAMVSQRGILNLCHTDAQRDAYRRRGNAMMFTGSGAELLDAEGVRAMYPFLNFDD
                     ARFPIKGGLLHRRGGTARHDGVAWGYARAADQRGVDIIQNCEVTGFRIENGKLLGVETT
                     RGYIGAKKVGVAVAGSSGRVMAKAGMRLPIESHVLQAFVTEGLKPVLDGVITYGAGHFY
                     VSQSDKGGLVFGGDIDGYNTYAQRGNLPVVEDVAEGGMSLMPMIGRARLLRMWGGVMDM
                     SMDGSPFIDHTGIDGLYFNGGWCYGGFKATPASGFCFAHLMATDRPHDVATAYRLDRFR
                     TGRMIDEKGVGAQPNLH"
     gene            complement(2394..3644)
                     /locus_tag="BF11_02036"
                     /gene="soxB_2"
     CDS             complement(3929..5173)
                     /locus_tag="BF11_02035"
                     /inference="ab initio prediction:Prodigal:002006"
                     /codon_start=1
                     /transl_table=11
                     /product="hypothetical protein"
                     /translation="MADGCACDRRAHMYLTVDDALQRGLSVADPVAETEILPLEQAIGR
                     VLAEDCASKVDMPAFDNSAMDGYAIRTGDLGDGPVFELPIAGRVAAGDCGDHDAPECSA
                     LRIFTGAPVPPEFDAVLMQEDCDLLNDRIRFSRRPKPGQHIRRAGEDLCAGGLVLQGGC
                     EIGPREVAALASAGYGEVLVFRKLKVTIFSTGSELRQPGEPLGPGQIYNSNRYMLLALL
                     QKPWIELTDRGPVVDDPTRLEQVLREACDASDLIVTTGGVSVGDEDHMPRLFSEIGGET
                     DVMKVAMKPGKPVMFGRRGHALYVGLPGNPVSAYVTWQIIGSQMMARRAGLRHRPQIPV
                     QAVLAEPAQRHAGRQEYRPVQIDGTSPDGLPKVRLMAPSYSGRVALLAQADGLAIIPAE
                     IEDLPAGHTLELLRF"
     gene            complement(3929..5173)
                     /locus_tag="BF11_02035"
     CDS             complement(5166..5513)
                     /locus_tag="BF11_02034"
                     /inference="ab initio prediction:Prodigal:002006"
                     /codon_start=1
                     /transl_table=11
                     /product="hypothetical protein"
                     /translation="MNTWLTLSAAIPAWDTVGFKRSSRGPTVTSTLGMGSVCARVFELC
                     GQSEPDLSSGKEGGDGIGRAAHGLHNMGTLPVVGDPNSDLEAVKAGLPNLDPAEQPGFA
                     GPFMFSETQNG"
     gene            complement(5166..5513)
                     /locus_tag="BF11_02034"
     CDS             complement(5848..7278)
                     /gene="araE"
                     /locus_tag="BF11_02033"
                     /EC_number="1.2.1.26"
                     /inference="ab initio prediction:Prodigal:002006"
                     /inference="similar to AA sequence:UniProtKB:Q1JUP4"
                     /codon_start=1
                     /transl_table=11
                     /product="Alpha-ketoglutaric semialdehyde dehydrogenase 1"
                     /translation="MYPELKLFIGGTWRKTGRDIPVVNPATEEELGRLPYASVKDLDDA
                     LQSAVEGFRLWRRTSPRERADTIMRAAALMRQRQEEISQSITLEHGKPLKQARLEVIRG
                     AEFFEWDAGEAMRTYGRIIPAAQGHKFAVHHQPVGVVAAFSPWNFPMSQPARKIAGALA
                     SGCSVILKAAEETPAGALHIAKAFEDAGLPAGVLNLVFGEPSEISGHLIPQDPVRLVAF
                     TGSTTVGRHLTTLAARHDTRVLMELGGHAPVIVCEDTDVQSAAVSGAVRKMRNAGQVCT
                     SPTRFFAHESIFDAYAAGFVARAKATVVGNGLDATVEMGPTANDRRVPALSDLVEDAVA
                     QGATLATGGSRLGERGYFFEPTVLLNVPETARIMREEPFGPVAVINSVASLDEAIDLAN
                     SVPYGLAGYAFTNRADYIDRLIDEVEVGNLSINTLEASMPETPFGGVKSSGYGREGGTE
                     GLENYMTVKNVWHSAGIC"
     gene            complement(5848..7278)
                     /locus_tag="BF11_02033"
                     /gene="araE"
     CDS             complement(7361..8326)
                     /gene="gbpR"
                     /locus_tag="BF11_02032"
                     /inference="ab initio prediction:Prodigal:002006"
                     /inference="similar to AA sequence:UniProtKB:P52661"
                     /codon_start=1
                     /transl_table=11
                     /product="HTH-type transcriptional regulator GbpR"
                     /translation="MVGRHSRIVDRALTRLKLRQLRLLVAVGAHGNIQNAARELGISQP
                     AATKMIQDLELDFEVKLFTRTNRGVVPTVFGETLIRHGKLIFAQVSNAAQELDDLNEGN
                     SGRVVVGTLLAASTSLLPAAIELLLEDRPNVAVKISEGTNEVLMPRLLSGEIDMVVGRL
                     PSHRHRDKIRQEKLFEDRILAIVGPRHPLAGRDTVTFAQTKPFGWILPPQETTLRRQAD
                     HFFVGQQQYVPPVAIESVSYLTNRALLQSRDLIGLMPAEVVAQDIENNHLAQLAWEVPF
                     GQGPIGVSFRADDDLSPAGRAFKTALHRAAQSRQTRYSPI"
     gene            complement(7361..8326)
                     /locus_tag="BF11_02032"
                     /gene="gbpR"
     CDS             complement(8329..9102)
                     /gene="nadX"
                     /locus_tag="BF11_02031"
                     /EC_number="1.4.1.21"
                     /inference="ab initio prediction:Prodigal:002006"
                     /inference="similar to AA sequence:UniProtKB:Q9X1X6"
                     /codon_start=1
                     /transl_table=11
                     /product="L-aspartate dehydrogenase"
                     /db_xref="COG:COG1712"
                     /translation="MKIAVIGTGAIAQYVQRMLPEHGHELAAILVRPKRVDPKSPKSVG
                     SVDDLPAGIELVLDCAGHEALAGLGPDILARGLDIISVSAGALADQQVSDRLDRAARKG
                     GGRLHLASGAIGGLDCLSAAAVGPLKSVTYVGRKPPAGWKGSLAEHSLDLGSITAAETH
                     FQGSAREAALAYPKNANVAAAVALAGVGFDNTQVRLIADPTIHKNIHEVEAEGDFGTFQ
                     FRISGTALPDNPRSSALAAMSVLSKLDQLCKPIVL"
     gene            complement(8329..9102)
                     /locus_tag="BF11_02031"
                     /gene="nadX"
     CDS             9249..10202
                     /gene="dapA_2"
                     /locus_tag="BF11_02030"
                     /EC_number="4.3.3.7"
                     /inference="ab initio prediction:Prodigal:002006"
                     /inference="protein motif:HAMAP:MF_00418"
                     /codon_start=1
                     /transl_table=11
                     /product="4-hydroxy-tetrahydrodipicolinate synthase"
                     /translation="MKYSKHDAKAYAREHMTGIWAAALNPFKDDLTLDESGLRANIRHW
                     IDDLDIQGLFVAGKQGEFFSMSIEERKRNFEIAVDECAGKAGVIVSVSDQNMNTALELA
                     HHAQNCGADYIVLHAPVLSFVQDRGEVLYQYYKRFCDELDIGIAMWSHPDSGYLMQPEE
                     CARIADLPNIVAIKYSVPREMYVKLTHMVGDRIHVSTSAEHEWLDNILELDWKLYLCSS
                     PPYQLQSKVDQRMNEYTRLAFAGQADEARRVFDSLNPVRDAMKRARPAGKPTAFGKYWQ
                     ELLGQVGGRVRPPMLELTDAEKAIIRKAFDESGLRV"
     gene            9249..10202
                     /locus_tag="BF11_02030"
                     /gene="dapA_2"
     CDS             10308..10850
                     /gene="nbaC"
                     /locus_tag="BF11_02029"
                     /EC_number="1.13.11.6"
                     /inference="ab initio prediction:Prodigal:002006"
                     /inference="similar to AA sequence:UniProtKB:Q1LCS4"
                     /codon_start=1
                     /transl_table=11
                     /product="3-hydroxyanthranilate 3,4-dioxygenase"
                     /translation="MSKLKAFNFKAWIDEHRHLLKPPVGNRQVWEDADLMVTVVGGPNK
                     RTDYHDDPVEEFFYQLEGDMVLKIYDGEEFYDVPIREGEVFLLPPHVRHSPQRPQEGSI
                     GLVIEPKRQTGELDAIEWYCFECGSLVHRAEMQLKSIVDDLPPVYQKFYASEQDRTCPN
                     CQAVHPGKEPPEGWVTL"
     gene            10308..10850
                     /locus_tag="BF11_02029"
                     /gene="nbaC"
     CDS             10874..11848
                     /gene="dctP_2"
                     /locus_tag="BF11_02028"
                     /inference="ab initio prediction:Prodigal:002006"
                     /inference="similar to AA sequence:UniProtKB:Q5LSJ5"
                     /codon_start=1
                     /transl_table=11
                     /product="Solute-binding protein"
                     /db_xref="COG:COG1638"
                     /translation="MKHFAKTAAAAAALALSAVAVHAEEFRLGLITPPPHIWTKAAEAF
                     GAELNEASGGAHSVSVFPARQLGNEAEMLQQLQTGALDMAFMTVAEVSNRAPELGAFYA
                     PYLADDIGHAGRILRSDTAKSMLEPLPGQVGVVGLGYGMAGLRQIVSRGEVSSAEDLAG
                     LKLRITPFTPILDFYNAVGAAPTPMPLPAVYDALANGQVDAIDMDAELIWVLKYYEHAD
                     TIVQSDHMMFPMVGLVSAKVWAGLSEEDRAMIADLMAKHVDSTIDAYVENDAKWLEQIE
                     GTGKAYKKVDASFFGDAIEEWNGIWSQKTSSLDALRQTAAETK"
     gene            10874..11848
                     /locus_tag="BF11_02028"
                     /gene="dctP_2"
     CDS             11912..12445
                     /locus_tag="BF11_02027"
                     /inference="ab initio prediction:Prodigal:002006"
                     /codon_start=1
                     /transl_table=11
                     /product="hypothetical protein"
                     /translation="MLYRLSAGLARVELWGAAFLAVCITVLILLNVVTRTAGNALFWVD
                     ELAIYAMVWMTFLGASSALHHRSSVSISIVSDNVPERAKRLIRKSVDVVVFAFSLAMLW
                     FCWRWFLPLDIASSGFDVAAFQGQTFNFIYAEPTLTLGLPKYLFWLVMWLFALGATLHS
                     TMHLLSTPEQEAQP"
     gene            11912..12445
                     /locus_tag="BF11_02027"
     CDS             12442..13701
                     /gene="siaM_2"
                     /locus_tag="BF11_02026"
                     /inference="ab initio prediction:Prodigal:002006"
                     /inference="similar to AA sequence:UniProtKB:Q9KR66"
                     /codon_start=1
                     /transl_table=11
                     /product="Sialic acid TRAP transporter large permease
                     protein SiaM"
                     /db_xref="COG:COG1593"
                     /translation="MSPIVFLATLLLSVPVAIVLAITAIWYIWESGNTVLYDSFAQKMF
                     GGLENYGLLAIPLFMLTGELMNEGGMTRRLVALARVFVGGFRGGLAFINLLANMFMAAI
                     IGSATAQIAVMSRAMVPAMEEEGYDKGFAAATTAAGGLLAPVIPPSMMFVIFGVLAQIP
                     IGDMFIAGILPGFILAASFALVITLIGWRQQFPKGNWMTRSETIKAVISAAPALLIPMS
                     IIGGILFGIATPTESAAIASLIAFLVGWLVYGDLKPSNLAQMFKRTAANASMILFMIAA
                     ASVFGWVIIYEEIPQQLAGLITSVTSDPFVFLLIVNLALLLVGMVIDGIAAIILITPIL
                     LPIATGSYDISPYQFGIVACLNLVLGLLTPPVGIGLYIASSMSGTSPGSILKSLWPFLI
                     AVTLVLLLLSYYPSLSTLLI"
     gene            12442..13701
                     /locus_tag="BF11_02026"
                     /gene="siaM_2"
     CDS             13823..14371
                     /gene="resA"
                     /locus_tag="BF11_02025"
                     /inference="ab initio prediction:Prodigal:002006"
                     /inference="protein motif:HAMAP:MF_01319"
                     /codon_start=1
                     /transl_table=11
                     /product="Thiol-disulfide oxidoreductase ResA"
                     /translation="MLLDTPVCDFGWKAPDFTLKDPNGQAFTMSDHLQNGLLIAFICNH
                     CPYVKTITDRLAQDTDLLMSKGIGVVAVMSNDYRDYAEDSPQNMLEFARQNGFNFPYLV
                     DEDQSVGKAYGAVCTPDFFGLNADGKLQYRGRLDNLGRGQTGEREPELVNAMLQIAKTG
                     QGPQDQIPSMGCSIKWTRG"
     gene            13823..14371
                     /locus_tag="BF11_02025"
                     /gene="resA"
     CDS             14375..14752
                     /locus_tag="BF11_02024"
                     /inference="ab initio prediction:Prodigal:002006"
                     /codon_start=1
                     /transl_table=11
                     /product="hypothetical protein"
                     /translation="MGIASLDHVNLRTTRLDEMIEWYCNMLGMQVGPRPPFPFPGAWLY
                     VGEHAYVHLVGVETAAAGSETELKLEHFAFSANGLNSFEAHLKTNDVRYHRADLTAVDI
                     VQLNVWDPDGNHVHIDFPADE"
     gene            14375..14752
                     /locus_tag="BF11_02024"
     CDS             14892..18260
                     /locus_tag="BF11_02023"
                     /inference="ab initio prediction:Prodigal:002006"
                     /codon_start=1
                     /transl_table=11
                     /product="hypothetical protein"
                     /translation="MGAAWHRATADMHGSRMTDIKDWLARHGLSKYVDAFSRHEIELGD
                     LPELSDDDLVTIGLPLGPRRRFLKAMREENQGPAATQRASQEPNIVAERRQLTVMFIDL
                     VGSTAISQKLDPEDLADVLRLFKETCAAAVAAFDGHIASYYGDGIMVFFGFPHAHEDDP
                     ERAIHAGLRIVREIPEIRTHAHLEVRIGVATGLVVVGDLRGEKMFEDGTAMGETPNLAA
                     RLQSMADPGTMIVAPTTRELAGDAFEYVRRGTFQLKGFAKEVEAWQVTGTRQTLSRFLA
                     ADDARMSSLVGRAQEHETLQSKWRLARQGQGQVVLVSGEAGIGKSRLIEELCRTIPDAK
                     HRQLRFQCSPFHDASALYPIIRQLESAADLRAGDSANEKLDKIHSVPGDPSEGSLKLAA
                     ALLSIPFEDRLGPLDLTPEQIMKQTLDMLVNHVIGLAQETPTLLLFEDAHWIDPTTKTL
                     LDQLVTRIEDARLLMVTSFRTGFDPGWPQSHNLVHVALQQLDFAQVKEIVNDVAKGKTV
                     PDEVHHLIAARSNGVPLFVEEVTKDLLESDLLTERADAYTIDRSTPSPTVPKTLHDALM
                     ARLDRLSSAKEVAQIGAVIGPQFSYPMIASVSRFDEGALRSGLDSLVDAGIVIVSASEP
                     EETFSYRHALIRDTAYNSLLKRERRTLHARVVEALNSSSLHDNFAEPEILAHHYTMADL
                     PDEAIEQWYQAGQRAVERSAGIEAATQLGRAIALLERQEDSVDRDRKETRIQTLRAGVL
                     RSTAGIAADETGAVYARIRDLCNRLGETEQLFPVLNGLYAYHLVRGEYDLAKDVAAQLL
                     ELANLTGETHHTMIALRAMGAVLLHIGHLDAAHDHLLQALHLYDPQQHSRLAYVYGTDH
                     AAITSCFLSITAWLRGEPDRALEIQQQAISAARKLNHAHSLAQTLTYLCMLHLLRREPE
                     QVYDVVARLEEVATKHTFPFMILTANVWRCWADAQITPGPETIRAMREASEAWWASGAG
                     NYKPVFLTALAEASLKAGEPKAAQRLLDEAREQQALTHEGWAQAETDRIQALARSMETA
                     ADDLFAEALETARKQRARMFELRTAVDYVQTCGQLGCTPASPPDLGKILATIVDGAQSR
                     DVVQAMSLLNHSKAS"
     gene            14892..18260
                     /locus_tag="BF11_02023"
     CDS             complement(18346..19377)
                     /gene="cuyA_1"
                     /locus_tag="BF11_02022"
                     /EC_number="4.4.1.25"
                     /inference="ab initio prediction:Prodigal:002006"
                     /inference="similar to AA sequence:UniProtKB:A3SQG3"
                     /codon_start=1
                     /transl_table=11
                     /product="L-cysteate sulfo-lyase"
                     /db_xref="COG:COG2515"
                     /translation="MKMKGTWSMIDAALSNYPRARLMTSVTPVERLERLSDQLGLDLWI
                     KRDDLTGLSFGGNKTRQLEFYMGEALRQGADTILITGAVQSNFVRTAAAAAAKLGMSSV
                     LQLEDRVAHMGEFYHRSGNVLLAQLLGAEHMSYPKGEDEAGADNALHERADQLVAEGRK
                     PYVIHLGIDHPPLGALGYVAGAAELHTQISDFDAAVVPSGSGSTYAGFLAGLRLVGQSA
                     PVYGICVRRDQNQQKARLQKVLGRLATMMGFDPALVMEDICTWGGALAPGYGRIGPAAR
                     EALTLMARSEGIFLDPVYSAKTFAGLLGLLEQGVIEKGQKVVLLHTGGQPALFGYQDEL
                     QPS"
     gene            complement(18346..19377)
                     /locus_tag="BF11_02022"
                     /gene="cuyA_1"
     CDS             complement(19527..20219)
                     /gene="fixK_1"
                     /locus_tag="BF11_02021"
                     /inference="ab initio prediction:Prodigal:002006"
                     /inference="similar to AA sequence:UniProtKB:P26488"
                     /codon_start=1
                     /transl_table=11
                     /product="Nitrogen fixation regulation protein FixK"
                     /db_xref="COG:COG0664"
                     /translation="MPHEAQKAIARQSLLLRSLPDQHVDTLLRQAIWRQYDRGETIFLQ
                     EEEAKAVHVVLAGWVKLFRISPTGAEAVVSVFTRGESFGEAVALRNVPYPVSAEAVSAC
                     EVMHIPSPVLLSLMKEDPEIGVSILAATFTHLHALVAQLEQLKAQTGAQRVAEFLLNLC
                     DCESGRCEVELPYDKMLIAGRLGMKPESLSRAFSRLKPVGVKIDRNHADIADMDDLRNY
                     AESDTSER"
     gene            complement(19527..20219)
                     /locus_tag="BF11_02021"
                     /gene="fixK_1"
     CDS             20407..21630
                     /gene="hemA_2"
                     /locus_tag="BF11_02020"
                     /EC_number="2.3.1.37"
                     /inference="ab initio prediction:Prodigal:002006"
                     /inference="similar to AA sequence:UniProtKB:P18079"
                     /codon_start=1
                     /transl_table=11
                     /product="5-aminolevulinate synthase"
                     /db_xref="COG:COG0156"
                     /translation="MDFERFFSQSLDALKEEGNYRVFIDLQRRCGAFPNARQTDGSIQR
                     DVRIWCSNDYLGMGQHPAVINAMHDALERCGAGAGGTRNISGTTHDHVLLEAELADLHG
                     KEAALLFTSGYVSNWAALGTLAAKIPGLIVFSDALNHASMIEGIRHSRAQKVIWKHNDL
                     ADLEAKLAAADPDAPKMIAFESVYSMDGDIAPIREICDLADKYGAMTYLDEVHAVGLYG
                     PRGGGIAEREGLMDRLTVIEGTLGKAFGVVGGYIAASAALCDFVRSFASGFIFTTALPP
                     SIAAGAAASIQHLKQSSAERDLQKARVEQVRTRLDAEGIPHLPNPSHIIPVMVGDPVKC
                     KFISDTLLEEFGIYIQPINYPTVPKGTERLRITPSPVHTDEDIDHLVGALSALWQRCQI
                     ARIPQAAQ"
     gene            20407..21630
                     /locus_tag="BF11_02020"
                     /gene="hemA_2"
     CDS             complement(21686..21973)
                     /locus_tag="BF11_02019"
                     /inference="ab initio prediction:Prodigal:002006"
                     /codon_start=1
                     /transl_table=11
                     /product="hypothetical protein"
                     /translation="MAQPSSLTNISRQRSSNPLIQAWLALLGLSVGSALLTLIGAPSAI
                     IAGGILLLALIKARVILKHYLDLENSQSWLRGFTMVLTGFSVVVFALYLV"
     gene            complement(21686..21973)
                     /locus_tag="BF11_02019"
     CDS             complement(21978..22526)
                     /gene="ctaE_1"
                     /locus_tag="BF11_02018"
                     /EC_number="1.9.3.1"
                     /inference="ab initio prediction:Prodigal:002006"
                     /inference="similar to AA sequence:UniProtKB:Q9AEL8"
                     /codon_start=1
                     /transl_table=11
                     /product="Cytochrome c oxidase subunit 3"
                     /db_xref="COG:COG1845"
                     /translation="MSDTSLIDELPGEFLMWVLIISELLVFGAGMIAFMGVRLTDPAGF
                     AEAQSHLHRTGAALNTAVLVTSGYLAAQALQWRRNMQRLRARLALILAALLGVVFLIIK
                     GAEYSDKASQGIGYETHPFFLFYYMLTGFHAAHVLAGVGILLLVAWRDDPSSVEAGAQF
                     WHMVDLVWIMLFPVIYLLG"
     gene            complement(21978..22526)
                     /locus_tag="BF11_02018"
                     /gene="ctaE_1"
     CDS             complement(22523..24445)
                     /locus_tag="BF11_02017"
                     /inference="ab initio prediction:Prodigal:002006"
                     /codon_start=1
                     /transl_table=11
                     /product="hypothetical protein"
                     /translation="MVRIDFEPWEPEETIGKLWHTLASRLDAPQVHVGAAVDLSEVAGR
                     LAVLFRGLGGSPGVELRPVSPEVSRHRLSWRRKLATEVEMMPRASFDGEVLRLPDRLAV
                     FPAREANGALYVWLAAAAAHAGTRIDEDDPLRADLRALVAARHMVEVTLDDAPGLRPLY
                     TELCKGVLYQRDIPSLPPAEAAVEELIRHMLGDPKPLSDQAEQLLALDDDLIAPRGYQP
                     MRPVPLWPELRAVGFSEHNEVENPDTEGPPEESGEKTHRARRRKSDQAERSDSFILHKF
                     EAILSWAEFLNINRRIDDDDPDNAKKAADDQEEIGLGQISKAPPTKLKLHLDLAPEDVN
                     RERLSGRILYPEWDVRTGQYLPDHVNVLLSDADIRDDAAEFGKDPATARRIRAVKRQFE
                     ALRPGRVMTRGHLDGDQLDVEAAVRAQVDRCANGEGTERVWMQSRPEARDLAVSILLDV
                     SRSTESAVTGRAVIDIEREALAALAWGLNACGDDFAIHAFSSLKRQRVYVQRCKRFDEP
                     MGTKVEQRIASLRPGHYTRLGAAIRHCSADLASQSRKRRLLLVITDGKPNDLDHYEGRH
                     GIEDTCMAIREARRAGQSVFGVTIDKTGKSWFPRMFGQGGFAVIPDPHRLTMALPQIYR
                     QLVGA"
     gene            complement(22523..24445)
                     /locus_tag="BF11_02017"
     CDS             complement(24454..25263)
                     /gene="nirQ"
                     /locus_tag="BF11_02016"
                     /inference="ab initio prediction:Prodigal:002006"
                     /inference="similar to AA sequence:UniProtKB:Q02441"
                     /codon_start=1
                     /transl_table=11
                     /product="Denitrification regulatory protein NirQ"
                     /db_xref="COG:COG0714"
                     /translation="MDGSMNLKEGAANAPFYLAQGDECDVFTAAYNNDLPVLLKGPTGC
                     GKTRFVAHMASKLGRPLYTVACHDDLAAADLIGRYLLKGGETVWVDGPLTRAVREGAIC
                     YLDEVVEARKDVTVVLHPLTDDRRILPIDRTGEELEAAPGFMLVASYNPGYQNILKTLK
                     PSTRQRFISLEFDFPSPEMEAEVVAQESGLPLERCKPLVRLAGKLRGLKGQDLEEGVST
                     RLVVYAATLIAQGMSTDRAILAAMIEPLTDDEDIKRGLLDLVTAVFG"
     gene            complement(24454..25263)
                     /locus_tag="BF11_02016"
                     /gene="nirQ"
     CDS             complement(25269..26636)
                     /gene="norB"
                     /locus_tag="BF11_02015"
                     /EC_number="1.7.2.5"
                     /inference="ab initio prediction:Prodigal:002006"
                     /inference="similar to AA sequence:UniProtKB:P98008"
                     /codon_start=1
                     /transl_table=11
                     /product="Nitric oxide reductase subunit B"
                     /translation="MKYESQKIAYAYFAVAMALFAIQVIGGLLAGFIYVFPNFLSELLP
                     FNIVRMLHTNSLIVWLILGFFGAAYFLIPEEAEREIHSPKLAYLQLIILVVGTLGVVVT
                     YVFNLFEGNWLLGKEGREFLEQPKWVKAGIVVAALIFLYNVSMTVLKGKKTAITNILLL
                     GLWGLALLFLFAFYNPGNLSLDKQYWWYVVHLWVEGVWELIMASILAYLMLKLTGVDRE
                     VVEKWLYVIVAAALFSGILGTGHHYYWIGTPAYWQWIGSIFSSLEVIPFFAMMAFAFVM
                     VWKGRRDHPNKAALLWSLGCATLAFFGAGVWGFLHTLHGVNYYTHGTQITAAHGHLAFY
                     GAYVCLNLAIFSYAMPILKNRDPYNQVLNMGSFWLMTSGMVFMTFVLTFGGTVQTHMQR
                     VVGDYFMDVQDQIAIFYWMRLGSGLVVVLGALLFIYSIWVPRKEVIEPGAAETPAE"
     gene            complement(25269..26636)
                     /locus_tag="BF11_02015"
                     /gene="norB"
     CDS             complement(26653..27102)
                     /gene="norC"
                     /locus_tag="BF11_02014"
                     /inference="ab initio prediction:Prodigal:002006"
                     /inference="similar to AA sequence:UniProtKB:Q52527"
                     /codon_start=1
                     /transl_table=11
                     /product="Nitric oxide reductase subunit C"
                     /db_xref="COG:COG2010"
                     /translation="MRDVMTKSMARNIFYGGSLFFILIFLALSAHSHWYIVNSENAAKL
                     DDSVVRGKHVWEKHACVNCHSILGEGAYFAPEVGNVMTRWGVLDDPESAFESLKGWMEA
                     QPTGIPGRRQMPNFNLSDEELRDLTNFLIWTDNIDAQGWPPNEAG"
     gene            complement(26653..27102)
                     /locus_tag="BF11_02014"
                     /gene="norC"
     CDS             27428..28540
                     /locus_tag="BF11_02013"
                     /inference="ab initio prediction:Prodigal:002006"
                     /codon_start=1
                     /transl_table=11
                     /product="hypothetical protein"
                     /translation="MANYSYIGYAPGVITVDFNFGPDFITLDPNFDPATDRRVFDVTDA
                     AGGTILNGANPLLDTGTVFNGDRFNNENGDDATQTGVVTNLDGSTTFANGDIYLEESYS
                     LTNPSGGTIDVFRVEVEGTLVGYITSEPLVPGLTYTFQVSNVTPTNAPDTTDPTTIVDV
                     PCFVAGTRIMTPTGPTPIEDLKVGDVVLTADNGPQHIRWIGTRHLDQAALRAGPRLKPI
                     RIEAGSLGDQLPERDLFVSPQHRMLVRSPIAVRMFDAEEVLVPAHILVGVPGISIADDT
                     RAVTYVHLLFDRHEIIYAESAPSESLLTGAQALSSVHPDARAEILALFPELDQRNYVPL
                     AARRIPEKGKRARALVHRHIKNARPLIAGR"
     gene            27428..28540
                     /locus_tag="BF11_02013"
     CDS             complement(28559..29755)
                     /locus_tag="BF11_02012"
                     /inference="ab initio prediction:Prodigal:002006"
                     /codon_start=1
                     /transl_table=11
                     /product="hypothetical protein"
                     /translation="MTAVIARVFSEGFRVFFLSAGLYGVFAGVAWGVWLASLDGLMPYM
                     DQSYAMPPVMWHAHEMIFGYATAALGGFFLTAVPNWTGAPEARARFITLVALIWMAGRL
                     AVWFSGVLPPLFVAVVDLIFVPILALKIASQLVRRPKPQNMVFLYLLVLMLASNVMVHL
                     EWMGVTVDTLNTGIRAGLLTLCSMIAILGGRITPAFTRNAMKRAGQPEASWPVTVAWLD
                     RATMILALLLPLFVLALDVGPVAGAVALVMGFVQLLRMARWRTGWALRQPILIALHLGL
                     GMLALGLVLWGMAAIGMGNEIGALHVLGIGCVGGMTLAVMSRAALGHSGRPLVAPRPMA
                     IAYGLMAVAALVRWLGSDMAAGYMAAMLTADGFWIAAMGLYLFAMWPALTGPRAVQQT"
     gene            complement(28559..29755)
                     /locus_tag="BF11_02012"
     CDS             30001..31677
                     /gene="nirS_2"
                     /locus_tag="BF11_02011"
                     /EC_number="1.7.2.1"
                     /inference="ab initio prediction:Prodigal:002006"
                     /inference="similar to AA sequence:UniProtKB:P24040"
                     /codon_start=1
                     /transl_table=11
                     /product="Nitrite reductase"
                     /translation="MSLGISYNKPGRAFGVGLAMLLGSVAAPTFAEEPTLSEEAFESSK
                     QLYFEQCAGCHGVLRKGATGKNLEPHWKKTAADGTVTEGGTLKLGQERLEKIIAWGTEG
                     GMNNFSDIMTEQEIKDMATYIMMEPPKPPEMSLEQMKATRKVYVEEEDYPTEPLHGRNW
                     ENFFVVIERDVGKVAVIDGDTKEVLTHIPTGYAVHVLKASEHHSLEEPEQPGRFWYTMG
                     RDGKMTKIDLWQTPDKMLVSEVKIAYDARDVAVSGDGKYVIGGGYWPPHFAIVDAQTME
                     PLKVVSTRGVNVDGEYVEESRVAAIYTTPNEPTWIVAVKELGQLWQVDYTDLDNLRIDK
                     IDSAKFLHDGFFDPTGRYFQIAANASNKMVVVDTETHKLEAMIDTAALPHPGPGANWVD
                     PNCGPVAGTTHLGVGTVTVWGNDPENRPDDAWKVCYEVETDGPGLFVRTHPNSDYIWAD
                     QTKHPEPEVQQSVQVISKETGEIVKTIQITEDEGSAAVHFEFNADGTEVWVSKWNLSDS
                     KEPNGQIVIFDAKTLEEIGRIDGLYAPTGKFNVYNRSNHVT"
     gene            30001..31677
                     /locus_tag="BF11_02011"
                     /gene="nirS_2"
     CDS             31802..33586
                     /locus_tag="BF11_02010"
                     /inference="ab initio prediction:Prodigal:002006"
                     /codon_start=1
                     /transl_table=11
                     /product="hypothetical protein"
                     /translation="MTSEPDKKKPIWRRYFLWGMPVAGIAAAFAAGIIFWGGFNTAMEA
                     TNTKEFCISCHEMRDFVYEEYTGTIHDVNRSGVGAVCSDCHVPKDWTHKMIRKIKASKE
                     LYGKLVGTINTREKFEAKRVHLAMNEWERMKATDSRECRNCHDFESMMPEFQKPRARQQ
                     HLNAMTVGQTCIDCHKGIAHSDARDRADEEYLEKLEAPNPDFIRPIPPEYLASLEKIEA
                     KEAAEAEAEKAAKKAQQEAVQAQIAAAVDAALEEERAKASGEEAAAPSGGASDVASNID
                     WNAVAAADLKLFYPGQASFEWVQNGKFHGGARPLTKGGDQCTTCHAKELDTIGNKIVAG
                     GDLEPTPIPGKRGVIDATVQAAHDDENLYIRLQWPDAGHNPAPFVDGGKMDPDNQIKVA
                     MMITGTGIELGDQVGCWASCHADNTYMPFAPEADAIAANADVAGRLNATDTITKYISES
                     RTDVEVKGRRGKALGGWDKLKAEEQIEQYLADGTYLDLMRVYADGSATNGYLLEQRVVN
                     DGEIAASAELSGGMWTVVFTRPLNSGAPGDVPLEAGKTYTVGFAIHDDFAAARFHHVTL
                     NTSLALDDDSALINVVKQ"
     gene            31802..33586
                     /locus_tag="BF11_02010"
     CDS             33642..34043
                     /gene="petE"
                     /locus_tag="BF11_02009"
                     /inference="ab initio prediction:Prodigal:002006"
                     /inference="protein motif:HAMAP:MF_00566"
                     /codon_start=1
                     /transl_table=11
                     /product="Plastocyanin"
                     /translation="MKPQRLLPALLLLAAPAWADETAEICAEAEERYVELFGQPSSAVE
                     DAEVVLMYKYNFCPAELTVKAGTTVRWVNVDKRTSHSVLLKDGSQPESDRLFPEESVEL
                     TFLTPGPQDYLCGPHWETQNMIGMITVEP"
     gene            33642..34043
                     /locus_tag="BF11_02009"
                     /gene="petE"
     CDS             34242..35003
                     /gene="sumT_3"
                     /locus_tag="BF11_02008"
                     /EC_number="2.1.1.107"
                     /inference="ab initio prediction:Prodigal:002006"
                     /inference="similar to AA sequence:UniProtKB:O34744"
                     /codon_start=1
                     /transl_table=11
                     /product="Uroporphyrinogen-III C-methyltransferase"
                     /db_xref="COG:COG0007"
                     /translation="MSGKVFLIGAGPGDPELMTLRALRMLQEADVVVYDRLVSADILNL
                     HAEGARLIPVGKAPKCHTVPQDRINEILLEEARAGHTVARLKGGDPMIFGRGSEEAAYL
                     MARGVAVEYAPGITAAQGASCSTGVPLTHRGLATSVQYVTGHRQADKVLDLDWKRLADP
                     DSTLVVYMGVANIGQIAMGLMTENLPGSTPVLAVGKATTPDERRLVSRLDQLATDVRAA
                     DLKAPTLFIIGKVVSLYAERPVAELLEQAHG"
     gene            34242..35003
                     /locus_tag="BF11_02008"
                     /gene="sumT_3"
     CDS             34957..35379
                     /locus_tag="BF11_02007"
                     /inference="ab initio prediction:Prodigal:002006"
                     /codon_start=1
                     /transl_table=11
                     /product="hypothetical protein"
                     /translation="MPNGLWPSFWNRPMAKLGRRDRGIDPTHTDRSPGRSGWVARTCLT
                     IAVLAATSAFAADVIDPDTLKRLVHQDCGSCHGLSLKGGLGPDLRSETLEHYDADVLTS
                     VILDGIPDTAMPPWRPLISEEEAEWIARYLLEQESQ"
     gene            34957..35379
                     /locus_tag="BF11_02007"
     CDS             35376..36521
                     /locus_tag="BF11_02006"
                     /inference="ab initio prediction:Prodigal:002006"
                     /codon_start=1
                     /transl_table=11
                     /product="hypothetical protein"
                     /translation="MKHFILGLAATLMMSTAQAEPTATGDLGLVIERAKGSVLLVDQSD
                     RAALARIEGLGDLSHASLVYSPDERFAYVFGRDGGLTKIDIVTRQIVNRVVQAGNAIGG
                     AISDDGKLVAVSNYEPGGVRVFDADTLEMVADIPTGSKTIGLVDAPGRRFVFTMWDTGE
                     TWIADFAKGAPEITKIPDMGKNPYDALITANGRTYITGLFGEDGLTALDLWAETPEPIR
                     VLPDYGRGQEEMPVYKMPHLEGWALTGREFVLPAVGHHEVLWIDADTLSETGRTKTHGQ
                     PVFAMARPDGRQVWVNFAHPLNDTIQVIDSVSKEIIHEFKPGPAVLHMEFTPRGHEVWI
                     SVRDANKVMVYDTHSFEKLREIDADSPSGIFFTARAHRTGL"
     gene            35376..36521
                     /locus_tag="BF11_02006"
     CDS             36525..37514
                     /locus_tag="BF11_02005"
                     /inference="ab initio prediction:Prodigal:002006"
                     /codon_start=1
                     /transl_table=11
                     /product="hypothetical protein"
                     /translation="MRHITDPIDRRLLDEFQRDFPITERPFQILGNALGLDEAEVIHRL
                     SRMRATGRITRVGATITPGAVTASTLAAVAAPEDRLEEVAALIDAEPGVNHNYQREDAW
                     NLWFVATGPDRAHVNDTLARISRSTGLQVLDLRLVRPFNVDLGFRMTGGIKNVPTARKV
                     DASVMREGDRCLLQSLSSGLSLVSEPYAALARSLKRDVTDVMERVEALHAAGIISRLGV
                     IVRHRALGWSANAMVVWDLPAEQIETAGPALAAFPGVTLCYERNPVPDVWPYRLYSMIH
                     ARTRNEALDVLAGAIALPELAGARHKVLFSTRCFKQTGALIQAKEAAA"
     gene            36525..37514
                     /locus_tag="BF11_02005"
     CDS             37511..37960
                     /locus_tag="BF11_02004"
                     /inference="ab initio prediction:Prodigal:002006"
                     /codon_start=1
                     /transl_table=11
                     /product="hypothetical protein"
                     /translation="MTLDQTDRAILNRMQEDLPLTSHPYATVAAELGLSEAELLTRLSR
                     MKDDRTITRFGPFFDAAAMGGAFCLCAMAVPAEDFETVLTKVNAHPEVAHNYERTHRLN
                     MWFVLATETPEGIEAAADAIERETGISVLRFPKLQEFFIGFRVAA"
     gene            37511..37960
                     /locus_tag="BF11_02004"
     CDS             37957..38439
                     /locus_tag="BF11_02003"
                     /inference="ab initio prediction:Prodigal:002006"
                     /codon_start=1
                     /transl_table=11
                     /product="hypothetical protein"
                     /translation="MIDATDRQIIESLQGGLPLVSAPYAQVAADLGLTEATLLDRLAVL
                     KARGVIRRIAAAPNHYKLGMTSNGMTVWDVQDDLITELGAHIGALPFVTHCYERPRALP
                     DWPYNLFAMVHGNSRDEVEEKRGQIAAILGSACRGSDILYSTRILKKTGLRLRQKA"
     gene            37957..38439
                     /locus_tag="BF11_02003"
     CDS             38443..39657
                     /gene="pqqE_1"
                     /locus_tag="BF11_02002"
                     /EC_number="1.21.98.4"
                     /inference="ab initio prediction:Prodigal:002006"
                     /inference="similar to AA sequence:UniProtKB:P71517"
                     /codon_start=1
                     /transl_table=11
                     /product="PqqA peptide cyclase"
                     /db_xref="COG:COG0535"
                     /translation="MFRLTEYMHQLVKPTPVRKRRPGPVKPVVIWNLTRRCNLKCRHCY
                     TVSADVAFPGELSHEQAMVTLEDLGQFRVPALILSGGEPLDRFDFFDIAKRARDLVPML
                     ALSTNGTRIYDETADMIADVGFNYVGISLDGIGATNDWFRGVEGAFADALRGVRECKKR
                     GIKVGLRFCLTEGTQHHLPDLLSLCDDEGVDKFYLSHLVYAGRGDKNRGEDAAHQRTRK
                     GLDLLLERAWEAASGGRPLDIVTGNNDADAGYFLNWIRTHFDAEKAAHVRAHLAAWGGN
                     SSGLGVANIDNLGRVHPDTYWSDYTVGNVKTKSFSELWTSDDPMLAMLRTRPRPLKGRC
                     GACELKDVCGGNTRIRALQLTGDPWAEDPACYLSNQEIGVDEAGERLQVTPFRGKSHDP
                     AHQFF"
     gene            38443..39657
                     /locus_tag="BF11_02002"
                     /gene="pqqE_1"
     CDS             39632..41257
                     /gene="nirS_1"
                     /locus_tag="BF11_02001"
                     /EC_number="1.7.2.1"
                     /inference="ab initio prediction:Prodigal:002006"
                     /inference="similar to AA sequence:UniProtKB:P24474"
                     /codon_start=1
                     /transl_table=11
                     /product="Nitrite reductase"
                     /db_xref="COG:COG2010"
                     /translation="MIRRISSFDTVSARLSTAAPVARAGTSGGSIFEKMKIGALCSILG
                     AGVAWADAQSDYAEHCASCHGENRLGGVGPALIPETLKRMRGPRVAAVIAEGRAATQMP
                     AFSHELDALQIEELAGWLKSPLESDPEWGEAEILASRTLDEEYVPVDAPVWDSDPMNIT
                     LVVETGDHHVSVLDGDTFEVLDRFETPFAVHGGPKFSPDGRYVFIMSRDGWVQKYDIWA
                     LKQVGRVRAGLNSRNIAMSGDGKWVAVANYLPNSLTVLSTEDLSVAKVIEVKSKKGVPS
                     RVSAVYQAPPRESFVLALKDVPEIWEVFYGANPPQSGLGHDFRIEGQFKNPDPFPVRKI
                     TTPDYLDDFFFDQSYEYVMGASRDGKGGQVIDLVIGHKVADLDLPGMPHLGSGITWKHG
                     DTTVMATPHLTDGAVSVIDMESWETVKRIKTEGPGFFMRSHENSPYVWADVFFGPNKDA
                     MHVIDKQSLEIVKTLRPAPGKTVAHVEFTRDGSHALVSIWEDDGAVIVYDAQTLEEIRR
                     LPMRKPSGKYNVWNKITFSEGTSH"
     gene            39632..41257
                     /locus_tag="BF11_02001"
                     /gene="nirS_1"
     CDS             41214..41477
                     /locus_tag="BF11_02000"
                     /inference="ab initio prediction:Prodigal:002006"
                     /codon_start=1
                     /transl_table=11
                     /product="hypothetical protein"
                     /translation="MSGTRSPSRKEPATEGKWPVWKLAILLYPATALTVAINLFLLGLI
                     LHSVGFGAIEPVPALLWSIPLGIPAAWLAGRWLRGLMDEADG"
     gene            41214..41477
                     /locus_tag="BF11_02000"
     CDS             41567..42031
                     /locus_tag="BF11_01999"
                     /inference="ab initio prediction:Prodigal:002006"
                     /codon_start=1
                     /transl_table=11
                     /product="hypothetical protein"
                     /translation="MPTVRPPHSLFDRVSRAVCGLVGIFLLLLQMLGPVLASPGDSMWI
                     EICSEAGAVWVEVDLEEGTDDPTAPCPKCADCALCAVTVAAPLPDLPLLTQSGNVQIVP
                     AAIGDLCILYNSRRLWPETRGPPVATQEKSERALRASVAFTQVNGGAPWS"
     gene            41567..42031
                     /locus_tag="BF11_01999"
     CDS             42022..44199
                     /locus_tag="BF11_01998"
                     /inference="ab initio prediction:Prodigal:002006"
                     /codon_start=1
                     /transl_table=11
                     /product="hypothetical protein"
                     /translation="MVVSRAIHFLLAFSLSCLMAISAHADSLASFLPDIEPADLAPGAD
                     AFGPVRDDVKVAPVLKGGETVAWAFLTSDFVGTTGYSGKPIHVVAAIDNDAVLTGVQLV
                     KHSEPIVLIGIPNSRMVELTEGYAGLDLKVEAETGGEGHDLDIISGATVTIMVIDDSLV
                     RGGIKVARALGLGGLSPLQADGPKREVDMAQNAVYDWSTLSGDGSIRRLTLDVGQVNAA
                     FEATGDQRAIKRPEPGEPDDTFIDMHMALVSVPSIGKSLLGDAEYRNLVNWLDEGEQAI
                     LVLGRGSYSFKGSGYVRGGIFDRIQLIQGDNSVRFFDKQQVRLGKVAAPDAPSFTELDI
                     FKIPADAEFDPTEPFRLQLLVQRAVGAVEKTFLTFDLGYKLPDHYLLPVAAPTVVEDAT
                     GEAAAKAALWQRIWKDRTVEIAILGVMLLVLTATFFFQFHATMNARVFYWFRIGYLTMT
                     LFFIGWYANAQLSVVNLMALAGSLRTGFSWDAFLLDPLVFIQWFAVAAALLFWGRGAYC
                     GWLCPFGALQELTNKIARALKVPQWTLPWGLNERLWPAKYMIFLGLFGLSFVSIPLAEK
                     YAEVEPFKTAIILKFMRDWPFVVFALALLGIGLFIERFYCRYLCPLGGALAIPARIRMF
                     DWLRRYKDCGSPCQTCANECPVQAIHPTGEINPNECVTCLHCQVLYQSEDKCPVVIRQL
                     KRRANTGSVQMKTPLGQPPANHPNAKPQSVS"
     gene            42022..44199
                     /locus_tag="BF11_01998"
     CDS             44214..46121
                     /gene="nosZ"
                     /locus_tag="BF11_01997"
                     /EC_number="1.7.2.4"
                     /inference="ab initio prediction:Prodigal:002006"
                     /inference="similar to AA sequence:UniProtKB:P94127"
                     /codon_start=1
                     /transl_table=11
                     /product="Nitrous-oxide reductase"
                     /translation="MSEHDNKLTVTRRGMLGATATGAVLAGTGLGSTLMTAKQASAAAN
                     ANLEPGELDEYYGFWSSGQTGELRILGFPSMRELMRVPVFNRCSATGWGQTNESLKIMT
                     EGLLPETKEFLAKRGMKTYDNGDLHHPHMSFTDGTYDGRYLFMNDKANTRVARVRCDVM
                     KCDKITEIPNAKAIHGLRPQKFPRTGYVFANGEDETPLVNDGSVLDDPSQYVNIFTALD
                     GDTMEVAWQVIVSGNLDNTDCDYQGKYAFSTSYNSEMGMNLAEMTENELDHVVVFNLAE
                     IEKGIEAGDYQELKGVKVLDGRKGQNKKYTRYIPIPNSPHGINTAPDGKHVCINGKLSP
                     TVSVMDVTKLDALFESDADPRSCIVGEPQLGLGPLHTAYDGQGNAFTTLFLDSQIVKWN
                     IDKAIRAYNGEDVDPIISKVDVHYQPGHNSTSMGETKEADGKWLISMNKFSKDRFLNVG
                     PLKPENEQLIDISTDEMKVVHDGPTFAEPHDSIIVRSDIVNPVNVWDRNDVTWEDARKQ
                     AEADGIDLEEGAEEPIRDGNKVRVYMTSQAPTFSLEKFTVKQGDEVTIYVTNLDDVDDV
                     THGFCLGNYGIAMEVAPQATASVTFTADRPGVHWFYCQWFCHALHMEMRGRMLVEPQGA
                     "
     gene            44214..46121
                     /locus_tag="BF11_01997"
                     /gene="nosZ"
     CDS             46125..47381
                     /gene="nosD"
                     /locus_tag="BF11_01996"
                     /inference="ab initio prediction:Prodigal:002006"
                     /inference="similar to AA sequence:UniProtKB:P19843"
                     /codon_start=1
                     /transl_table=11
                     /product="putative ABC transporter binding protein NosD"
                     /translation="MRWSLLIPLLLGSPLWAADWDVPNRAGAINETLAQAADGDTLRLS
                     PGVYAEHLVLDRPVTIDGQGQATIDGQGTGSVITVTGPGVTVRGLTVIGSGSSHDGIDS
                     GIQLTKTARAPVVEDNVLLGNLYGIDIHGAKDSIVRGNRIEGRQDQRMNDRGNGVYVWN
                     APGAVVEGNDIRYGRDGIFVNSSKKNTFTGNLFRDLRFAVHYMYADNSVVSDNVSIGND
                     LGYAVMFTTNVKVADNVSIGDREHGVMLNYANKSEITGNVVIGAKEKCTFLYNSNKNEF
                     TDNWFQGCGIGIHFTAGSERNRIVGNSFIGNRTQVKYVSTKWVEWSEDGRGNYWSDFAA
                     YDVDGNGIADAPYRPNDSMDHVLWTQPAAKLLLGSPAVQLVRWSQSAFPALLPGGVMDS
                     NPLMQPPEPPAMKKVPHDG"
     gene            46125..47381
                     /locus_tag="BF11_01996"
                     /gene="nosD"
     CDS             47371..48264
                     /gene="nosF"
                     /locus_tag="BF11_01995"
                     /inference="ab initio prediction:Prodigal:002006"
                     /inference="similar to AA sequence:UniProtKB:P19844"
                     /codon_start=1
                     /transl_table=11
                     /product="putative ABC transporter ATP-binding protein
                     NosF"
                     /db_xref="COG:COG1131"
                     /translation="MTDKALTIDHVSKDRGKTRVLDDITLSLAPGQRVALLGHNGAGKS
                     TLIKSILGLTPIQGGAIRIGDATPGSAQARRETAYLPEAVSFHPALTGREQLTLFAKLS
                     GARADVAGLLERVGLSDALDRRIGTYSKGMRQRLGLAQVLLGQPKVALLDEPTSGLDPI
                     SRQDLYAIIDELAAQGIAVLIASHALTEVEARTDRIAIMRKGRMVADDTLNNLSALAGL
                     PIRLKVRASANADALAAELGGNRINGALVELLCTPADKMEALRRIAGMGDAVADVEMTP
                     PKLEDLYRHYAQEGLQ"
     gene            47371..48264
                     /locus_tag="BF11_01995"
                     /gene="nosF"
     CDS             48261..49082
                     /gene="nosY"
                     /locus_tag="BF11_01994"
                     /inference="ab initio prediction:Prodigal:002006"
                     /inference="similar to AA sequence:UniProtKB:P19845"
                     /codon_start=1
                     /transl_table=11
                     /product="putative ABC transporter permease protein NosY"
                     /db_xref="COG:COG1277"
                     /translation="MTRFLAITRTEMLILRRNRWLLVATVIMVLFALALTFAGSAPTGT
                     LGVDMLTVSVASMTTLSVYLAPLLALMISFDAIAGDVDRGSLSLLLSYPAGRGEILLGK
                     FTAHLAALAFAMTVGFGTAGAVAAFFGGAGPESLMALVRLILTSILLGAVFLALGYLLS
                     ALAKGATAAAGLSAGLWLVFVVLYDLGLLGAVVMDKGGTFTQSVFPWVMVANPADAFRL
                     WNIAATEGVAMASGMTGAAQALPVWAAPASLLIWPVIGFALARLAFRRVEP"
     gene            48261..49082
                     /locus_tag="BF11_01994"
                     /gene="nosY"
     CDS             49079..49594
                     /gene="nosL"
                     /locus_tag="BF11_01993"
                     /inference="ab initio prediction:Prodigal:002006"
                     /inference="similar to AA sequence:UniProtKB:O68481"
                     /codon_start=1
                     /transl_table=11
                     /product="Copper-binding lipoprotein NosL"
                     /translation="MKPLVLVALIALAACKEDLAEAPDPVDLTPDALSYFCQMNIAEHG
                     GPKGQIHLKGYPAPLFFAQVRDMVAYLKSPERDADITAVYVSDMGIAPSWRQPGISNWI
                     AADDATFVVGANVAGGMGAREVVPFADPADAQAFIEIYGGTALGLPDIPDTEVLGPVDL
                     ELSLETPV"
     gene            49079..49594
                     /locus_tag="BF11_01993"
                     /gene="nosL"
     CDS             49591..50487
                     /gene="apbE_1"
                     /locus_tag="BF11_01992"
                     /EC_number="2.7.1.180"
                     /inference="ab initio prediction:Prodigal:002006"
                     /inference="similar to AA sequence:UniProtKB:A5F5Y3"
                     /codon_start=1
                     /transl_table=11
                     /product="FAD:protein FMN transferase"
                     /db_xref="COG:COG1477"
                     /translation="MTALSRRRFLIISAACAAATPAAASDARWHGTALGAAASLRLVGL
                     TDVEAAPIIAAVETEVARLEDIFSLYRPQSQLSRLNRDGVLTAPAPELLNVLSLCTALH
                     QASDGAFDPSIQPLWYALATGARADDLVEVQQVIGWERVSFDVSAIRLPAPGKSALTLN
                     GIAQGAITDRIADLLRGHGLRDVMVDMGEIAALGARGDGAPWKVGLAAPDQTVLKRIAL
                     RDRAVATSSSLATQLSPGLGHIITPDGPANSERTVSVSAPEAALADGLSTALCAASADK
                     ASEIVVRFPDARIELNV"
     gene            49591..50487
                     /locus_tag="BF11_01992"
                     /gene="apbE_1"
     CDS             50619..51134
                     /gene="napF"
                     /locus_tag="BF11_01991"
                     /inference="ab initio prediction:Prodigal:002006"
                     /inference="similar to AA sequence:UniProtKB:P0AAL0"
                     /codon_start=1
                     /transl_table=11
                     /product="Ferredoxin-type protein NapF"
                     /db_xref="COG:COG1145"
                     /translation="MSQLTSRRAFLSARVLREDPDAIRPPGAVATGFGDLCTRCEDCAA
                     ACPEDIITFDDSGFPVLDLSAGGCTLCGDCADICPTPALLPERVAEWPWRAQIDDASCL
                     STNGVSCRLCQDNCEQDAIRFRLQLGGRAEPALETETCIGCGSCSSACPAGAIVMHRPT
                     LQHPEVNQ"
     gene            50619..51134
                     /locus_tag="BF11_01991"
                     /gene="napF"
     CDS             51131..51424
                     /gene="napD"
                     /locus_tag="BF11_01990"
                     /inference="ab initio prediction:Prodigal:002006"
                     /inference="protein motif:HAMAP:MF_02200"
                     /codon_start=1
                     /transl_table=11
                     /product="Chaperone NapD"
                     /translation="MNICGCLVHIAPDYTDAARAAMAGTQGVELHAEAEDGRFVVVVED
                     TADRLASDTIMDLHQIPGVISLSLTYHHFEDLAETAPRPDAPSQPSSRRPMQ"
     gene            51131..51424
                     /locus_tag="BF11_01990"
                     /gene="napD"
     CDS             51421..53913
                     /gene="napA_2"
                     /locus_tag="BF11_01989"
                     /EC_number="1.9.6.1"
                     /inference="ab initio prediction:Prodigal:002006"
                     /inference="similar to AA sequence:UniProtKB:P33937"
                     /codon_start=1
                     /transl_table=11
                     /product="Periplasmic nitrate reductase"
                     /db_xref="COG:COG0243"
                     /translation="MTISESRRTFLKASAAAATASAAGIPMAAGQASAQVGAPDIRWDK
                     AACRFCGTGCSVLVGTKDGRVVATQGDPDAPVNRGLNCIKGYFLSKIMYGKDRLTTPLL
                     RKTNGQYDKNGEFEPVSWDEAFDVMAAKWKEALAKKGPTSVGMFGSGQWTVWEGYAAAK
                     MMKAGFRSNNIDPNARHCMASAVVGFMRTFGIDEPMGCYDDLEHADTFVLWGSNMAEMH
                     PILWSRLTDTRLTKPGCEVHVLSTFEHRSFELADNGMVFKPQTDLAILNYIANYIIQNG
                     AVNEEFVKNHVNITKTATDIGYGLRENNPLQQEAENPNSGKLEPISFEEYAEAVSKYTL
                     EYTSELSGVPADKLERLAKQYADPDRKVMSLWTMGFNQHTRGSWVNSLMYNVHLLVGKI
                     SEPGNSPFSLTGQPSACGTAREVGTFAHRLPADMVVMNDKHREICETAWNVPAGTIPAK
                     PGFHAVLQHRKLKDGDLNAYWVQCTNNMQAAPNINEEGYPGYRNPENFITVSDPYPTVT
                     AVSADLILPTAMWVEKEGAYGNAERRTQFWRQQVKAPGEAKSDLWQVMEFSKRFTVEEV
                     WGEELLATMPEHRGKTMYDVLFANGSVDKFPLSETAEGFDNDESEHFGFYVQKGLFEEY
                     ANFGRGHAHDLAPFETYHQARGLRWPVVDGKETLYRFREGYDPYVSEGAGVEFYGHKDG
                     KAKIIFAPYEPAAEEPDEEFDLWLCTGRVLEHWHSGSMTRRVPELHRAYPAAVVYMHPQ
                     DAKDRGLRRGQEIVLSTRRGEVTSRVETRGRNKVPRGLVFMPWFDESQLTNKLTLDATC
                     PLSKETDFKKCACKVERA"
     gene            51421..53913
                     /locus_tag="BF11_01989"
                     /gene="napA_2"
     CDS             53941..54759
                     /gene="napG"
                     /locus_tag="BF11_01988"
                     /inference="ab initio prediction:Prodigal:002006"
                     /inference="similar to AA sequence:UniProtKB:P0AAL3"
                     /codon_start=1
                     /transl_table=11
                     /product="Ferredoxin-type protein NapG"
                     /db_xref="COG:COG1145"
                     /translation="MSLVDKPLSPQRRRFLQDSARAAGGCVVAGSLLAYLARDARALPA
                     DALRPPGALPEKEFLSACIRCGLCVRDCPYDTLKLAELGSDAVATGTPFFTARDVPCEM
                     CDDIPCVAACPTGALDPGLENIDDAEMGTAVLVDQENCLNFLGLRCDVCYRVCPVIDEA
                     ITLETAHNTRSGHHALFIPTVHADHCTGCGMCEKSCVLPEAAIKVLPARLARGSSAEHY
                     RKGWEEKAAKGAPVVEGIIDLPDRLPGPGTDNLAAPGGFAPEYDLPGVGQ"
     gene            53941..54759
                     /locus_tag="BF11_01988"
                     /gene="napG"
     CDS             54756..55673
                     /gene="napH"
                     /locus_tag="BF11_01987"
                     /inference="ab initio prediction:Prodigal:002006"
                     /inference="similar to AA sequence:UniProtKB:P33934"
                     /codon_start=1
                     /transl_table=11
                     /product="Ferredoxin-type protein NapH"
                     /db_xref="COG:COG0348"
                     /translation="MSARTHIPVGREAVEGKGWIGAHRFLLMRRASQLFFLVLFLLGPW
                     FGIWIVEGTLAGSLTLGVLPLTDPFILLQSFVAGHWPEVTALIGGLIVLVVYALIGGRV
                     YCSWVCPINPVTDAANWVHRKLDLPKGWQPKRGTRLWILATVLLVSGLSGVIAWELVNP
                     ITMLHRGLVFGMGFVWAMITAIFVFDVFVSRHGWCGHLCPVGAFYGLIGSKSLLRVSAA
                     NRTACDDCMDCYAVCPENQVISPALKGKPGSSPLILSPDCTNCGRCIDVCAVDVFNFTH
                     RFDDHVVQPSDPVAAPEPRAARPI"
     gene            54756..55673
                     /locus_tag="BF11_01987"
                     /gene="napH"
     CDS             55686..56123
                     /locus_tag="BF11_01986"
                     /inference="ab initio prediction:Prodigal:002006"
                     /codon_start=1
                     /transl_table=11
                     /product="hypothetical protein"
                     /translation="MKRTIVTGGIALLPVVLLSGWALAQSAQVESLRGAGVDEPVPLDQ
                     IHRNVEGRQQRNYRQQPPLIPHSVEQYQIDIRTNQCLSCHDWTKAGERNAPTLSMTHYL
                     DRDGNELDKIAGTRYFCNQCHVPQADAPPLVDNVFQPSAGN"
     gene            55686..56123
                     /locus_tag="BF11_01986"
     CDS             56153..56845
                     /gene="napC"
                     /locus_tag="BF11_01985"
                     /inference="ab initio prediction:Prodigal:002006"
                     /inference="similar to AA sequence:UniProtKB:P0ABL5"
                     /codon_start=1
                     /transl_table=11
                     /product="Cytochrome c-type protein NapC"
                     /db_xref="COG:COG3005"
                     /translation="MADSPEKRGLLGRLWNAIWTPAVMFSSGFLILAGFLAGILFWGGF
                     HWTLELTNTEEFCVSCHTMETNLGEYRETVHYNNHSGVRAICSDCHVPDEWNHKIKAKI
                     MAVKDVYHELAGTISTPEKYEEHRLAMASAVWKKMKASDSRECRNCHNFDYMDFTIQET
                     RAASEHQRAIDSGMTCIDCHQGIAHSLPPNYLETYEKVTAALEEEDAQEHAAATGDDIR
                     DFLNNSSN"
     gene            56153..56845
                     /locus_tag="BF11_01985"
                     /gene="napC"
     CDS             56859..57116
                     /locus_tag="BF11_01984"
                     /inference="ab initio prediction:Prodigal:002006"
                     /codon_start=1
                     /transl_table=11
                     /product="hypothetical protein"
                     /translation="MLELLGTIGGNVLSLPGILGLALGMMTRKLWLGAALGGAVGVLET
                     LVFAGFQFAHVEPLELIIAIVVGICAGSLGTAIRIKGATA"
     gene            56859..57116
                     /locus_tag="BF11_01984"
     CDS             complement(57186..57968)
                     /gene="csqR"
                     /locus_tag="BF11_01983"
                     /inference="ab initio prediction:Prodigal:002006"
                     /inference="similar to AA sequence:UniProtKB:P32144"
                     /codon_start=1
                     /transl_table=11
                     /product="HTH-type transcriptional repressor CsqR"
                     /db_xref="COG:COG1349"
                     /translation="MSKYEQEILSTVNLHGRISVMELARILRVSDQTVRRIVKPMVAKG
                     SLSKVHGALVSTQNVLDPPFLARMTKNRAAKVAIADAVAGRIPDGSAIAIDTGSTSGFI
                     AQALRARKNLTVVTNSAFIAATLSMEEGNRVFMAGTQLRNHDGAAFDRAAYDVIAGFSA
                     RTAILSASLVHPSKGFMVYDQCEADMARAMSDIADQTFMAVDSTKFNEAQTSPALRLPG
                     MTEKDVLFTDRTLPAAFRSLPRDAELVIAGVKTQADSN"
     gene            complement(57186..57968)
                     /locus_tag="BF11_01983"
                     /gene="csqR"
     CDS             58119..60542
                     /gene="abo_9"
                     /locus_tag="BF11_01982"
                     /EC_number="1.5.3.19"
                     /inference="ab initio prediction:Prodigal:002006"
                     /inference="similar to AA sequence:UniProtKB:Q8GAI3"
                     /codon_start=1
                     /transl_table=11
                     /product="4-methylaminobutanoate oxidase
                     (formaldehyde-forming)"
                     /translation="MTTQSVRHLIIGGGIIGCSIAYHLARSGETDVVLLERASLTEGAT
                     WHAAGLVGQLRSSRNTTRMLKRSVALYDRLAEETGMAFDWKKVGSLRLAATKERLLEAK
                     RLATMARSFDLEMEIISAAEAKTLFPYIDAKGLEGAAFIPSDGHVDPAGLCQAIATGAR
                     MHGARIRQSVEVTDFEIHNDRITKVMTSEGDYEADTVVLAAGMWSRELAAKLGVVVPAC
                     AVEHQYIVTEPLPDPDLVKRLPTLRDPERLVYYKPDAGGRLVIGGYEDNTLPFGDRGIP
                     GAFVRQLLPDNLERFAPLAELAGQVTPVVNTVGLRQVINGPIPYSADGDFVMGWAPELR
                     NLMLATGFLYGIAAGGGAGEMIAEWIVDGRPSLDLWPLDVRRFSPHHATRAFMYPRAVE
                     HYAHHYKMRYPGQEAETARNLRLSPLHERLKQHGAVFGSKNGWERPLWFAPAGVESVDQ
                     LDFLSPGWKAYAEQEHKAARDGVVLIDQTSFSKFELIGPGALEALQNLAVSNMDKPDGA
                     VIYTQLCNDRGGVEADITVTRLGREHFYIVTGSGFGVHDADWIRRHLPRDGCAQLIEMT
                     SARAVINICGPKARDVMQAVAEEDVSNVAFPFATAREITLGTAKVRAIRIGYVGELGWE
                     LHIPTEFALHVYDLLWQTGQSHGIRDIGYRTIESLRLEKGYLYWSADITPDYSPIEAGL
                     GARVHLKSKQDFIGRPELEAQKAKGPDRRLCTFITDVRLPITGGETILHCGKTVSLACS
                     GGYGFTVGKSILYGYLPAGLAGGSDFEVEVFGERHAIRRVDGPLYDPANSRLKA"
     gene            58119..60542
                     /locus_tag="BF11_01982"
                     /gene="abo_9"
     CDS             60554..61486
                     /gene="thiK_1"
                     /locus_tag="BF11_01981"
                     /EC_number="2.7.1.89"
                     /inference="ab initio prediction:Prodigal:002006"
                     /inference="protein motif:HAMAP:MF_01604"
                     /codon_start=1
                     /transl_table=11
                     /product="Thiamine kinase"
                     /translation="MQNEPTNEIIQALRNVAGFETLAEADIHTQRLGGLTNLVYRVEGG
                     PKTVIVRIPGEGTEAYIDRAVEIHNARVAAKTGVGPEVLWADAASGVMISDCVPDIVTM
                     TPEMFATRPGSAARAGKALRELHDAPEPFKFRFELFSMINDYMKVLADKNATLPEGYAD
                     VVAEAAPIREVLRDKPGALVPSHCDPLCENFLDDGQRMWIVDYEYSGMNDALWDLGDLS
                     VEAGLNDEQELELLTAYFDGPPSEAQIGRMVIYKAMCDLLWTLWGLIQHADENPAEDFW
                     AYATNRFERCKALMLAPSFAAHVKAVAEE"
     gene            60554..61486
                     /locus_tag="BF11_01981"
                     /gene="thiK_1"
ORIGIN
        1 ggcggtgccg tcatccatgg ctataccgtc ttcgcgcagc atcagaccat aacgggtctt
       61 gcccaccggc agtttggcaa agccgttgca atagatcttg ttgaggaact ctgccgcatc
      121 cgcgccctgc acgtcgattt tgcccagcgt ggtcacgtcg cagacgccga caccgctgcg
      181 tacggccaga acttcgcgat ccacggattc gcgccaatgg gtctcaccag ccttggggaa
      241 ccactgcgca cgcaaccagg ggcccacctc gacgaatacc gcgccctgtt cttcggccca
      301 ttggtggctg ggcgtcagtc gcgtcggttt gaattctttc ccgaccgagc gcccggccca
      361 ggcccccatc gccaccggcg tgtaaggtgg ccggaagatg gttgtgccgg tttcgggaat
      421 gctcttgccg gtgatctcgg ccatcacggc cagcgcgccg acattcgcgg ttttgccctg
      481 atcggtcgcc atgccaagag tggtatagcg tttcagatgc tcgacactgc ggaagccttc
      541 ctgttcggcc agtttgacgt ccttgacggt cacgtcattt tggaaatcca gccaggcgcg
      601 gcctttgccg ggcacgtgcc acagcggggt gatacggatc tcatcatcct cggctttcgg
      661 caggtcgacc gggcaggccc tgatccccag cccgtcaagc gccgcaagtg ccgcattagt
      721 gcccgaggcg accgccccgt ggctggtcag gttgccagcg gcggcaccgg cgacaaccat
      781 acccttgggc agttcagccg gcgggatgaa ggttgcaagc ggttcgaacc attgcgggcg
      841 accgcgttgg tggcatgtca gttgcacatt cggattccac ccacccgaaa cgcccagacc
      901 gctgacttcg atagggcggg tctgaccatc ggccatctgc acggtgatcg atttcagccc
      961 cagacgaccc tgcgcgttgg tcacatgcgc cccggccagc aattcacact cggcgatgcg
     1021 cggagcatcg tggcgcgggt cgatcacggc aacaaccttg atcccggctt tgatcagatc
     1081 ctgagcggcg cggtgtcctt catcgttgtt ggtgaagatc gccacgcgct ggcccggcgt
     1141 cacagcccag cggtttgcat aggcccgcat cgcgcccgcc agcattatgc ccggtcggtc
     1201 gttgttttcg aaagcaatcg gacgttcggt agagccggca caaagcaccg agtgtttcgc
     1261 gtaaatgcgc cacagaatct ggcgtggttt ccccgcctcg ggcaccgcaa ggtgatccga
     1321 gacccgctca agcgcgccgt gaatgccgtg atcataggcg ccgaacacgg tggtgcgcgt
     1381 cagaaggcgc acattgtcca tcgacgccag ctctcccagt gtctgcgcga cccaatccgc
     1441 attcgatatg ccctcgaacc ggtcacaatc agccaacaga cgcccgccca tccggctgtc
     1501 ttcgtcggcc agaatgaccc gcgcgccaga ccgcgccgcc gtcaacgccg cgatcaggcc
     1561 ggaaggaccg gcaccgataa ccaggacatc gcaatgcaaa tagcctttgt cgtagatatc
     1621 cgggtcagcc tcctgcgtca ggctgcccag accggccgcc ttgcggatca tcggttcata
     1681 gagcttttcc cagaacgcct tgggccacat gaaggtcttg taatagaaac ccgccgtcaa
     1741 aaacggtgag agccgatcat tgatcgacag cgcatcgaag gcgagcgagg gccagcggtt
     1801 ctgcgatgtc gcctcgagcc cgtcgaacag ttcgaccgtg gtcgcgcgtg tgttgggttc
     1861 ctgccggttg cccgtgcgca gctcgaccag cgcgttgggc tcttccgaac ccgaggccag
     1921 cacaccgcgt ggacggtggt acttgaacga gcggccaacc aaccgcacgt cattggccag
     1981 cagagccgag gccagcgtat caccctgata gccttcgtag gatttgccat cgaaggtaaa
     2041 gcgcagcttt ttggaccggt cgatcagacc gccctgcaaa cgattgttct gggtcatttt
     2101 ccccgccccg tcttgcgggc tacatcccgc gccagttctg ttgccagaat ttcatgggtc
     2161 agcgtgtcgc gtgtcacaac aagccacgag cggtcgccct gctcgtgaaa ccacaactcg
     2221 cggtgggttc ctgccgggtt gtcgcgcagg tagagatagt cgtgaaactc agcggcggcc
     2281 gtgtcggatt gccagtcggg ccgattgatc aggctcgcgt cgcccagata ggtgaattcg
     2341 gacgcgtctc gcgggccaag cagtggatga ttgatgatca tgtgcgggcc tcctcagtgc
     2401 aggttgggct gtgcgcccac acctttttca tcaatcatcc ggccggttct gaaccggtcc
     2461 agccgatagg cagttgcaac gtcatgcggt cggtcggtgg ccatcagatg cgcgaaacaa
     2521 aaaccagatg ccggcgttgc cttgaacccg ccatagcacc agccaccatt gaagtagagc
     2581 ccgtcaattc cggtgtgatc tatgaatggc gagccatcca tcgacatatc catcacgccg
     2641 ccccacattc gcagcagacg cgcgcgaccg atcatcggca taagggacat accgccttcg
     2701 gccacgtcct cgaccacagg caggttgccg cgttgcgcat aggtgttgta gccatcgata
     2761 tcgccgccaa agaccagacc gcccttgtcc gattggctga catagaaatg tccggcacca
     2821 taagtgatca ccccgtcaag caccggtttc agcccttcgg tcacaaaggc ctggagcacg
     2881 tggctttcga tcggcaggcg catccctgcc tttgccatca cgcgcccgga agacccggca
     2941 accgccacgc ccaccttctt ggcgccgatg taaccccgtg tggtttcaac gcccagcagt
     3001 tttccgtttt cgatgcggaa cccggtgact tcgcaattct ggatgatgtc gaccccccgt
     3061 tgatccgcgg cacgggcata gccccaggcc acaccgtcat gacgcgccgt accaccgcgg
     3121 cgatgcaaca gaccgccctt gatcggaaac cgcgcatcgt caaagttcag gaacggatac
     3181 atcgcgcgaa cgccctctgc atccagcagt tccgccccag agccggtgaa catcatcgcg
     3241 ttgccgcggc gacgatacgc gtcacgctgc gcgtccgtat gacagaggtt cagaataccg
     3301 cgctgactga ccatcgcatt gtagttcagg tcctgttcaa ggttttccca cagcttcagc
     3361 gacagctcat agaatggctg gttcccatcc aacaggtaat tggcgcgaat gatcgttgtg
     3421 ttccgcccga cgttgccgcc accgatccag cctttttcca gaaccgccac cctggcggcg
     3481 ttgtgttcct tggccagata gtatgccgtc gcaaggccat gaccgccgcc gccgatcacg
     3541 atgaaatcat agcttgattg aggctcggga tcgcgccatg ccggtttcca gccccgatgc
     3601 ccgttcaaaa cctgccgcat aatcgcgagt gccgaatacc gcatgaattt gtgtccttaa
     3661 ccctcagtgc gccgaagtat catgtgccgc cgggaaagcc ccagtcacga cgtaatccgt
     3721 cacggagttt atcggttgcg acaattttca ggccggtatt cggtttgatt gtcgcgccac
     3781 ctgacggttt tccggtgcat gcatcacggg ccggcacagc catcgcgcga agaacgcgat
     3841 gccaaccatc cggccgatct ccggttgccc accatgaccg cggcgttgca gttgcaggaa
     3901 aaaaggcaac gcacctgttt agcggggatc agaacctcaa caattcaagc gtatgcccgg
     3961 cgggcaggtc ctcgatctca gccggtatga tcgccaaccc gtctgcctgc gccagcaagg
     4021 caacacggcc gctataggag ggtgccatca gacgcacttt gggaaggcca tcgggagagg
     4081 tgccgtcaat ctggaccgga cgatactcct gccggcccgc gtggcgctgc gcgggttcag
     4141 ccagcacggc ctgaacaggt atctgaggcc tgtggcgcag acccgcacgg cgcgccatca
     4201 tctgcgatcc gattatctgc catgtcacat aggccgaaac cgggttgccc ggcagaccga
     4261 catagagagc atgcccgcgc ctcccgaaca tgaccggttt acccggtttc atcgccactt
     4321 tcatgacatc ggtttcgccg ccgatctcac tgaacagtct gggcatgtgg tcttcatccc
     4381 caacagacac ccccccggtt gtaacgatca gatccgaggc atcgcacgcc tcgcgcagaa
     4441 cctgttccag acgggtcggg tcatccacga ccggcccccg gtcggtcagt tcgatccagg
     4501 gtttttgcaa cagcgccagc agcatatatc gattcgagtt gtagatttgg ccggggccaa
     4561 ggggctcacc cggttggcgc agttcgctgc ctgtcgaaaa gatcgtgacc ttcagttttc
     4621 ggaacaccag gacctcgccg tacccggcgg atgccagggc tgccacctca cgcggtccaa
     4681 tttcacagcc gccttgcagg accagccccc cggcacaaag atcttctccc gcgcgccgga
     4741 tatgctggcc gggtttcggg cgtcggctga agcgaatcct gtcgttcaga agatcgcaat
     4801 cttcctgcat caacacggca tcgaattcag gcggcaccgg agcgcccgtg aaaatgcgca
     4861 aagcgctgca ttcaggagca tcatggtcgc cgcagtcacc cgcagccacg cgcccggcga
     4921 tgggcagttc gaacaccggc ccatcgccca gatcaccggt gcggatggca tagccatcca
     4981 tggccgagtt gtcgaaggca ggcatgtcga ccttgctggc gcaatcctcg gccagaaccc
     5041 ggcctatcgc ctgttccagc ggcaaaatct cggtttcggc aacaggatcg gcgacggaaa
     5101 gaccgcgctg aagggcgtca tctacagtca gatacatgtg ggcgcggcgg tcacaggcgc
     5161 atccatcagc cattttgagt ctccgaaaac ataaagggtc ctgcgaatcc cggctgttcg
     5221 gccggatcga gattgggcag gccggccttg accgcttcca aatccgagtt gggatcacca
     5281 acgaccggca gcgtacccat gttatgcaga ccatgcgcgg cgcgacctat gccgtcgccg
     5341 ccttcttttc cggacgacaa atccggctcg gattggccgc aaagctcaaa tacgcgcgcg
     5401 cagacagagc ccatgccaag ggtggacgtt acggtgggcc ctctcgacga cctcttgaag
     5461 cccacggtat cccaggcagg gattgctgca gatagcgtca gccaagtgtt catccgtccc
     5521 tccggagttc aggccgcccg gcgggacccc cccagcaggt cagccgaaac gctgatcatc
     5581 accggcaaaa ggaagcgatg gcttttgtcg cacagtccgg ccggaaattc ccggccaatg
     5641 gacagcacgg cgggttaact gtcattgaca taggtcatga tccgctgttc gggcgctcca
     5701 tcaggaaggg tacattgccg cctctgttgg ttccgcaggt attgaaatca cacccgcagc
     5761 gttgcgctgg ccctttggtc ggtttcgaaa ggaaataggc tggcttggcc gcaaaaaagt
     5821 cgacaagtgc agatgtcggg atctttttca gcagatcccg gccgaatgcc agacgttctt
     5881 gaccgtcatg taattctcaa ggccttcggt tccgccttcc cggccgtaac cactggattt
     5941 cacgccccca aaaggcgttt caggcatgga tgcttcaagt gtgttgatcg acagattgcc
     6001 gacctcgacc tcgtcgatca gacggtcgat gtaatccgcc cggttggtga aagcgtaacc
     6061 cgccagcccg tagggaactg aattcgccag atcgatcgcc tcatccagcg aagccaccga
     6121 attgatcacc gcaaccggtc caaacggctc ttcgcgcatg atccgcgccg tttcgggaac
     6181 gttcaataga accgtgggtt caaagaaata tccccgttca ccaagccgcg atccgcctgt
     6241 ggcaagcgtt gccccctgtg ccaccgcgtc ttcaaccaga tctgacaagg ccggcacgcg
     6301 ccggtcgttg gccgttgggc ccatttcaac ggttgcgtca agcccattgc cgacgaccgt
     6361 ggctttggcc cttgcaacaa acccggccgc ataggcgtca aaaatactct catgcgcgaa
     6421 gaaacgggtt ggcgacgtgc agacctgacc ggcattgcgc attttgcgga ccgcgcctga
     6481 aacagccgcc gattgcacat ccgtatcttc gcaaacaatg accggcgcgt ggccgcccaa
     6541 ctccatgagc acacgggtgt cgtgccgggc cgccaaagtg gtcaaatggc gcccgacggt
     6601 tgtcgagccc gtgaaggcca ccaagcgaac ggggtcctgc gggatcaggt ggccggatat
     6661 ctcggacggt tcaccgaaca ccaaattcag aacccctgct ggcagaccgg catcttcgaa
     6721 cgcttttgct atgtgcaaag ctccggctgg cgtttcttcc gcagctttca ggatcaccga
     6781 acagccagag gccaaagcac cggcgatttt ccgggcaggt tggctcatgg ggaagttcca
     6841 cggcgaaaat gccgcaacaa cgccgacggg ctggtgatga actgcaaact tgtgaccctg
     6901 agcggccgga atgatccgtc cataggtccg catcgcctcg cccgcatccc attcaaaaaa
     6961 ctcggcgccg cgaatgacct ccagccgggc ctgtttcagg ggcttgccat gttcgagagt
     7021 tatagactgc gagatctctt cctgtcgctg gcgcatgagg gctgccgccc gcataatcgt
     7081 atccgcgcgt tcccgcggcg atgtgcggcg ccacagccga aagccttcga cagccgattg
     7141 cagagcgtca tccaggtctt ttaccgatgc gtaaggcaat cggccgagtt cttcctcggt
     7201 cgccgggttg acaaccggga tatcgcgccc ggtttttcgc cacgtgccac caatgaacag
     7261 cttgagttct ggatacatga aaccggcgcc tccgtttgcc ttgctttttt gatcgcgcga
     7321 tgcctcgtat gagttcaagc gcattgcgcg aatacggata tcaaatcggt gaatatctgg
     7381 tctgtctgct ctgtgccgcc cgatgcagag ccgttttgaa agcgcgcccc gcaggcgaca
     7441 gatcgtcgtc ggcgcggaag gacactccaa ttggcccctg cccgaacgga acctcccagg
     7501 ccagctgggc aagatggttg ttttcgatat cctgggcgac gacctcggca ggcataaggc
     7561 cgatcaggtc gcgggattgc agcagcgccc ggttcgtcag gtaggacacg gattcaatcg
     7621 cgaccggtgg cacatattgc tgctggccga caaaaaaatg atccgcctga cgtcgcaacg
     7681 tggtctcttg cgggggtagg atccagccaa acggcttggt ttgcgcaaag gtcactgtgt
     7741 cccgccccgc caaggggtgc cgagggccga caatggccaa tatccgatcc tcgaacagtt
     7801 tttcctgccg tatcttgtcg cgatgccggt gcgacggcag gcgtcccaca accatgtcga
     7861 tctcacccga cagcagccgg ggcatgagca cctcgttggt cccttcgctg atcttgactg
     7921 caacgttcgg gcggtcttcc agcagcagtt cgatggcggc aggcaacagg ctggttgacg
     7981 ccgcaagcag tgttcccacc acgacgcggc cggaatttcc ttcgttcaga tcgtccagtt
     8041 cctgcgcggc attagacacc tgcgcaaata tcagctttcc gtgacgtatg agagtttcgc
     8101 caaaaaccgt tggcacgacg cctcggttgg tgcgcgtgaa cagcttgact tcgaagtcca
     8161 gttcaagatc ttgaatcatc ttggttgccg ctggctgaga tattcccagc tcacgcgcgg
     8221 cattctgaat gtttccatgc gcacccacgg caaccagcaa acgcagctgt cgcagtttca
     8281 ggcgggtcaa ggcgcggtcc acgatgcgag aatgacgccc caccatggct acagcacaat
     8341 cggcttgcaa agctgatcca gcttggacaa cacgctcatg gccgcaagcg ccgagcttcg
     8401 cgggttgtcg ggcagcgcgg tgccgctgat ccggaactga aacgtgccga aatctccttc
     8461 ggcctcgacc tcgtgaatgt tcttgtggat cgtcggatca gcgatcagac gaacctgtgt
     8521 gttatcgaac cccacacccg ccaaggcgac ggcggcagcg acatttgcgt tcttggggta
     8581 ggcaagcgcc gcctctcgcg cggaaccctg aaaatgagtt tcagccgcgg tgatactgcc
     8641 gaggtcaaga ctgtgttcgg caagtgaccc cttccacccc gccggcggct tgcgccccac
     8701 atatgtgacg gatttgagcg gaccgaccgc tgcggcgctg aggcagtcca gcccgcctat
     8761 ggcaccgctt gccagatgca gccgcccccc accctttcgc gcggccctgt ccagccggtc
     8821 actgacctgc tgatccgcaa gtgccccggc agagacactg atgatatcca gccctcgcgc
     8881 cagaatgtcc ggacccaacc cggccaatgc ctcgtgcccc gcgcaatcca gaaccaattc
     8941 gattccggcc ggcaggtcat caaccgaacc aactgacttg ggcgatttag gatcaacgcg
     9001 ctttggcctg accagaatgg ctgccaactc atgcccatgt tctggcaaca tgcgctgcac
     9061 atattgcgcg attgcgccgg ttccgatgac tgcgatcttc atgtctggac cctagaccag
     9121 cattaaagaa atctgaattg gtaacttggt ggtatatttt tttccgataa ccatttccct
     9181 gaaatgacac tggaccgacc cgcctggtgt gttttgttcc tgatgaagcc acggggacca
     9241 cgttggaaat gaaatactca aaacacgacg cgaaggccta tgcccgcgaa catatgacgg
     9301 ggatatgggc cgcggcactg aacccgttca aagatgatct gactctggat gaatcgggac
     9361 tgcgcgccaa catccgccat tggatcgacg atctggatat tcagggcctc ttcgtcgccg
     9421 gcaaacaggg cgagtttttt tcaatgagca tcgaagagcg caaacgcaac ttcgaaattg
     9481 ccgttgacga atgcgcgggc aaagccggag taattgtctc ggtttcggat cagaacatga
     9541 atacggcctt ggaactggcc catcacgctc agaattgcgg tgccgattac atcgtacttc
     9601 acgccccggt tctgagtttc gtacaggatc gtggcgaggt cttgtaccag tattacaagc
     9661 gcttctgcga tgagttggat atcggcatcg ccatgtggag ccatcctgac agcggctatt
     9721 tgatgcaacc tgaagaatgc gcccgcattg ctgatttgcc gaatatcgtc gccattaagt
     9781 actcggttcc gcgtgagatg tacgtgaagc tgacccatat ggtgggcgac aggatccacg
     9841 tctcgacctc ggccgaacat gaatggctgg acaacatact ggaactggac tggaagctgt
     9901 atctctgttc gtccccgccc tatcagttgc aaagcaaggt cgatcagcgg atgaacgaat
     9961 acacgcgcct ggcctttgcg ggacaggccg atgaagcacg acgtgtcttt gacagcctga
    10021 accctgtccg cgatgcgatg aaacgcgcgc gtcccgcggg caaacccact gcattcggaa
    10081 aatactggca agagttgctg ggtcaggtcg gtggccgtgt gcgtccgccg atgctggaac
    10141 tgaccgacgc ggaaaaagcg atcattcgca aagcatttga tgaaagcggg ctgcgcgtct
    10201 gagccgggtg aggcccggca gtataaggaa atcggatagc gagatgctga taatttcttt
    10261 gcggttgtgg aaaaacgcgc caaactttcc gggataggga gtgggacatg tcaaaactga
    10321 aagcgttcaa ctttaaggcc tggatcgacg agcatcgcca tctgctcaag ccgcccgtag
    10381 ggaatcgtca ggtttgggaa gacgccgatc tgatggtcac tgttgtgggt ggtccgaaca
    10441 agagaaccga ctatcacgat gatccggtgg aagaattctt ctaccagctt gaaggcgaca
    10501 tggtgctgaa aatctatgac ggagaggagt tctatgatgt tccgatccgt gaaggcgagg
    10561 ttttcctgct gcctccgcat gtgcgccatt caccacagcg ccctcaggaa ggctcgatcg
    10621 ggcttgtaat tgaacccaag cgccagaccg gagagctgga tgccatcgaa tggtattgtt
    10681 tcgaatgcgg atcactggtg catcgtgcag aaatgcagct aaagtccatc gttgatgacc
    10741 tgcctccggt ttatcagaag ttctatgcct cggaacaaga ccgcacctgc cccaattgtc
    10801 aggctgtgca cccgggaaag gaaccgcccg agggttgggt cacgttgtaa aacaagatca
    10861 aacaggggaa gtaatgaaac atttcgcaaa aaccgccgcc gctgcggctg cgttggcact
    10921 gtcggctgtg gccgttcacg ccgaagagtt tcggttgggt ctgatcacgc cgccaccgca
    10981 tatctggacc aaggccgccg aagcgttcgg ggcagagttg aatgaggcca gtggtggcgc
    11041 gcattcggta tcggttttcc cggcccgcca gttggggaac gaggctgaaa tgctgcaaca
    11101 attgcagacc ggcgcgttgg acatggcctt catgactgtg gccgaggtct ccaaccgcgc
    11161 gcccgagttg ggggcgtttt atgcgcccta tctggcagat gacatagggc acgcagggcg
    11221 cattctgcgg tctgacaccg ccaaatccat gctggaaccc ttgccggggc aggtaggcgt
    11281 cgttgggctg ggatacggga tggccggatt gcgccagatc gtcagccggg gcgaggtatc
    11341 atccgccgaa gacttggcgg gcctgaaact gcggatcaca cccttcacgc cgatcctgga
    11401 tttctacaac gcggtgggcg cagctcccac gcccatgccc ttgcctgccg tctatgatgc
    11461 gctggccaat ggtcaggtcg acgccatcga catggacgcc gaactgatct gggtactgaa
    11521 atattatgaa cacgccgaca cgatcgtgca gtcggatcac atgatgttcc cgatggtcgg
    11581 tctggtttcg gccaaggtct gggctggttt gtccgaagaa gaccgcgcga tgattgcgga
    11641 ccttatggcc aagcatgtcg acagcaccat tgatgcctac gttgaaaacg atgccaaatg
    11701 gctggagcag atcgagggca ctggcaaagc ctacaaaaag gtcgacgcct cgttcttcgg
    11761 cgacgcaatc gaagaatgga acgggatctg gtcccagaag acctcttccc ttgacgcttt
    11821 gcggcagact gcggcagaaa caaaataacg aaaacggcat gacgaaaggg gcgcagctcg
    11881 atcctgcgcc ctttttcgcg ggagaacagc gatgttgtat cggctgtcgg caggcttggc
    11941 gcgggtcgag ttgtggggcg ctgcctttct ggcggtttgc ataacggttc tgattttgct
    12001 gaatgtcgtg acgcgcacgg cgggaaacgc cctgttctgg gtcgatgagc tggcgatcta
    12061 cgcgatggtc tggatgactt ttctgggcgc gtcttccgca ttgcatcatc gcagttcggt
    12121 gtcgatctcc atcgtttccg acaacgtgcc ggagcgcgcg aaacgactga tccgcaagag
    12181 tgtggacgtg gtcgtgtttg ctttttccct tgcgatgctg tggttctgct ggcgctggtt
    12241 ccttccgctg gacatcgcca gtagcggatt tgatgtggcg gcgtttcaag gtcagacatt
    12301 caatttcatc tatgccgagc cgacattgac cctgggcctg ccgaagtacc tgttctggtt
    12361 ggtgatgtgg cttttcgctc tgggtgcaac gctgcattcc accatgcatc tgctgagcac
    12421 cccagagcaa gaggcacagc catgagcccc atcgtctttc tggccacttt acttctgtcc
    12481 gtgcccgtgg cgatcgtgct ggcaatcacg gccatctggt acatctggga aagcggcaac
    12541 acggttcttt atgacagctt cgcgcagaag atgttcggcg gtcttgagaa ttacggcctg
    12601 ctggcaattc ctctgttcat gttgaccggg gaattgatga acgaaggcgg catgacccgg
    12661 cgccttgtcg cgctggcgcg ggtgtttgtc ggcgggtttc gcggcgggct ggcctttatc
    12721 aacttgctgg caaacatgtt catggcggca atcatcgggt ctgcgacggc gcagatcgcg
    12781 gtgatgtcgc gcgccatggt ccccgcgatg gaggaagaag gctatgacaa gggtttcgcc
    12841 gctgccacga cggccgcggg cggactgctg gctccggtca tcccgccgtc gatgatgttt
    12901 gtcatcttcg gtgttctggc tcagatcccg attggtgaca tgttcattgc aggaatcctg
    12961 cccggtttta tcttggctgc ttcatttgct ttggtcatta ccttgattgg gtggcggcag
    13021 cagttcccaa aggggaactg gatgacacgc agcgaaacca tcaaggccgt gatcagcgcc
    13081 gcccctgccc tgctgatccc gatgtcgatc ataggcggta ttctgttcgg gatcgccaca
    13141 ccgaccgaat ccgccgcaat cgcgtccctg atcgcgtttc tggtgggctg gttggtctac
    13201 ggggatctga agccgagcaa cctggcacag atgttcaaac gcacggcggc caatgcctcg
    13261 atgatcctgt tcatgatcgc ggccgccagc gtgttcggct gggtcatcat ctatgaggaa
    13321 ataccacagc aactggcagg gctgatcacc tcggtcactt cggacccgtt cgttttcctg
    13381 ctgatcgtga accttgcgct tttgctggtt ggaatggtga tcgatggcat cgccgcgatc
    13441 atcctgatca cgccgatcct gctgccgatt gcaaccggtt catacgatat cagcccctat
    13501 cagttcggca ttgttgcctg cctgaacctt gtgcttgggc tgctgacgcc cccggtcggg
    13561 atcggattgt acatcgcctc atccatgagc ggcacatcgc ccggttcaat cctgaaatcg
    13621 ctttggcctt tcctgatcgc ggtaactttg gtgttgcttc tgctcagcta ttacccaagc
    13681 ctgtcaacgc tgctgatctg agtcagatgc gtttgcaggc gcattccgtc gcagacatgg
    13741 cgccggaaat cacgctctac ttatcggtgc ccgtcagcta agctggtctg aacacgcaaa
    13801 ttggtcacaa aaaaggataa tcatgctgct cgacactcca gtctgcgatt tcggttggaa
    13861 agccccggac ttcacgctca aagacccgaa cggtcaggcg ttcacgatgt ccgatcacct
    13921 gcaaaacggg ttgctgatcg ccttcatctg caatcattgc ccctatgtca aaacgatcac
    13981 ggatcggctt gcgcaggaca cggatctgct gatgtccaaa gggatcggcg tggtggcggt
    14041 catgtcgaac gactatcgcg attacgccga agattcaccg cagaacatgc tggaattcgc
    14101 aaggcagaat ggcttcaact ttccctatct cgtggacgaa gatcaatccg taggcaaggc
    14161 ttatggtgct gtttgcacac ccgatttctt tgggttgaat gcggatggaa agttgcagta
    14221 ccggggccgt ctggacaatc tcggccgcgg ccagacaggc gagcgcgaac cggagctggt
    14281 caatgcgatg ctgcaaattg ccaagaccgg gcaaggcccc caggaccaga ttccatcaat
    14341 gggatgttcg atcaagtgga cccgaggtta ggtcatgggg atcgcttcac tggatcatgt
    14401 caacctgcgc accacgcgtt tggatgagat gatcgaatgg tactgcaaca tgctggggat
    14461 gcaggtcggc ccacgcccgc ccttcccctt tcccggagcc tggctctatg tcggtgaaca
    14521 cgcgtacgtg catctggtcg gtgtcgagac cgcagccgcg ggatcggaga ccgagttgaa
    14581 gctcgagcat ttcgcctttt cggcgaacgg tttgaacagt ttcgaagctc acctcaaaac
    14641 aaacgatgtt cgctatcatc gtgcggatct gacggcagtc gatatagtgc agttgaatgt
    14701 ctgggatccg gacggcaatc atgtccacat cgattttccg gctgacgaat aagggcgata
    14761 gccgccggta tttctggcca gtaaacagtt tctctctcaa tttgaagact tgacccgaat
    14821 tgctgggtcg tccttgatag ggtttgattt ctcctgacta ctcccgggta aattgtactg
    14881 gccaaaaaga aatgggggct gcatggcatc gcgccaccgc cgacatgcat ggcagtcgaa
    14941 tgactgatat taaggactgg ctggccaggc acggcttgtc caaatatgtc gatgcctttt
    15001 ctcggcacga gatcgagctg ggcgatcttc cggaactgag tgacgatgac ctcgtcacga
    15061 tcggcctgcc cctgggaccc agacgccgct ttctgaaagc catgcgggaa gaaaaccaag
    15121 ggcccgcagc aacacaacgc gcaagtcagg aacccaacat cgttgccgag cgcagacagc
    15181 tgacggtcat gttcatcgat cttgttgggt cgacagcgat atcgcagaag ctggaccctg
    15241 aagatctggc cgacgttctg agactgttca aggaaacctg cgccgccgcg gtcgccgctt
    15301 ttgacgggca tatcgccagt tactatggcg atggcatcat ggtgtttttt ggctttccgc
    15361 acgcgcacga ggacgatccg gaacgcgcca ttcatgcagg tcttcggatc gttcgcgaaa
    15421 ttccggaaat ccgcacgcat gcacatcttg aagtccgcat cggggtcgcg accggcttgg
    15481 ttgtcgtcgg tgacctgcgg ggagagaaaa tgttcgagga tggcaccgcc atgggcgaga
    15541 ccccgaacct ggccgcacgg ctccagtcga tggctgatcc ggggactatg atcgtcgcgc
    15601 cgacgacacg ggaactggcg ggtgatgcgt tcgaatatgt gcgccgtggc acgtttcaat
    15661 tgaaaggctt tgccaaagag gtcgaagcct ggcaggtcac cggcacgcgc cagactctca
    15721 gccgcttcct cgcggcagac gacgcccgga tgagttcatt ggtcgggcgc gcgcaggagc
    15781 acgaaaccct tcaaagcaag tggaggctgg cccgccaggg tcaaggtcag gtggtgctgg
    15841 tctcgggcga ggcgggcata ggaaagtcca ggctgatcga agagctttgc cgtacgatcc
    15901 cggacgcaaa acaccgacag cttcgatttc agtgttcacc cttccatgac gcaagtgcgc
    15961 tctacccgat cattcgccag cttgaaagcg cggccgacct gcgggccggt gacagtgcga
    16021 acgaaaaact ggacaagatc cacagcgtcc cgggcgatcc ttctgaaggg tcactgaaac
    16081 tggctgcggc actgttgtcg atcccgtttg aagacaggct tggtccactg gatctgacgc
    16141 ctgagcagat catgaagcag acgctggaca tgctggtcaa tcatgtgatc ggcttggcgc
    16201 aggaaacccc gaccctcttg ctgtttgaag atgcacattg gatcgatcca acgacaaaga
    16261 ctttgcttga tcagcttgtg acccggatag aggacgcgcg cctgctgatg gtcacgagtt
    16321 ttcggacagg ctttgatccg ggctggccac aatcacacaa cctggtgcac gtcgcactcc
    16381 aacaactgga ctttgcgcag gtcaaagaga tcgtgaacga cgttgccaaa ggcaaaaccg
    16441 tcccggacga agttcaccat ctgattgctg ccagatccaa cggtgtcccg cttttcgtag
    16501 aagaggtgac gaaagatctg ctggaatccg atcttctgac tgaacgcgcc gacgcctata
    16561 cgatcgaccg gtccacgcca tcaccaactg tgccgaaaac actgcatgac gcgttgatgg
    16621 ctcgtcttga ccgactgagc tcggccaagg aagtcgcaca gattggtgct gtcattggcc
    16681 cccaattctc ttatccgatg attgcaagcg tttcccgttt cgatgagggg gcgttacgtt
    16741 ccggcctgga ttcactggtg gatgccggga tcgtgattgt ctcagcttca gagcccgagg
    16801 aaacgttcag ttaccgtcac gcactcattc gtgacaccgc ttacaacagc ctgctgaaac
    16861 gcgagaggcg aacgcttcat gcgcgcgtgg tcgaagcact gaactcttcg tcattgcatg
    16921 acaatttcgc cgaaccggaa attctggctc atcactacac gatggcagat ttgccggatg
    16981 aagcgattga acaatggtat caggccgggc aacgtgccgt agaacgctcg gccgggatcg
    17041 aagcggccac tcaactgggg cgtgccatcg cgctgttgga acggcaggaa gactcggttg
    17101 accgcgatcg caaggaaacc agaattcaaa cgttgcgggc tggcgttctt cgttcgaccg
    17161 ctggcatcgc ggccgacgaa acgggggccg tatatgcccg gatccgcgac ttgtgcaatc
    17221 ggctgggtga aacggaacaa ttgtttcctg tgctcaatgg gctctacgcg tatcatcttg
    17281 tccgcggtga atacgacctt gccaaggacg tcgcggcgca gttgttggag ctggccaatc
    17341 tgaccgggga aacgcatcac actatgattg cgctccgggc catgggtgcc gtcttgttgc
    17401 atatcggaca tctggacgcg gcccacgatc atctgctgca agcgctgcac ttgtatgatc
    17461 cacagcagca cagccgcctc gcctatgtct atggaacgga tcatgccgcc attacatcct
    17521 gtttcctgag cataacggcc tggttgcgcg gagaaccgga ccgcgcgctc gaaatccagc
    17581 agcaggcgat ctcggcggcg cggaaactca atcatgcgca tagtctggcc cagaccctga
    17641 cgtatctgtg tatgctgcac cttttgcggc gtgaaccgga acaggtttac gacgttgtcg
    17701 cccgccttga agaagtggcg accaaacaca ctttcccctt catgatactg acggcgaatg
    17761 tctggcgatg ctgggcagac gcgcagatca cgcctggccc ggaaacgatc cgagcaatgc
    17821 gcgaggcgtc cgaagcctgg tgggccagcg gggctggaaa ctacaagccg gtgttcctga
    17881 cggcccttgc cgaagcgtca ctgaaagcgg gcgaaccgaa ggccgcgcag cgcctgctgg
    17941 atgaagcacg tgaacagcag gcactgaccc atgaagggtg ggctcaagcg gaaacagatc
    18001 ggatacaggc gttggcgcgg tccatggaaa ctgccgcaga tgatctgttc gcggaggctc
    18061 tggaaaccgc gcgcaaacag cgggcaagaa tgttcgaact gcgcacagcg gtggattacg
    18121 tgcaaacctg cggccaactt ggctgcacac cggcctcgcc gcctgatctt ggaaagattc
    18181 tggccacgat cgttgatggc gcgcaatccc gcgatgtcgt gcaagccatg tctttgctca
    18241 atcactcgaa agcgtcgtag agtactttcc cggccagttc agcgggcaac agcctttcat
    18301 ccatcccgtc gccccgtagg accacacgcg caatgcttcg ctgcgtcaac tcggttgcaa
    18361 ctcgtcctga tatccgaata acgccggttg gccacctgtg tgcagcagaa caactttctg
    18421 gcctttttcg atgacgcctt gttcaagcag cccaagaagc cctgcaaagg ttttggcgga
    18481 ataaacaggg tcaagaaaga tgccctcgga gcgcgccatc agggtcaacg cctcgcgggc
    18541 tgccggaccg atccgcccat atccgggagc caaggcgccg ccccaggtac aaatgtcttc
    18601 catgaccaag gcagggtcga aacccatcat ggttgccaat cgccccagga ccttttgcag
    18661 acgcgctttc tgctggttct gatcgcgacg cacgcatatg ccgtagacag gcgcagactg
    18721 cccgaccaaa cgcaatccgg ccagaaaccc cgcataggta gacccgctgc cagacggaac
    18781 caccgccgcg tcgaaatcgc tgatctgagt atgcaactcg gccgcccccg ccacatagcc
    18841 caacgctccc agcggagggt gatcgatgcc cagatggatc acgtatggtt ttcggccctc
    18901 agccaccagt tggtcggcgc gttcgtgaag agcgttgtcg gcgcccgcct cgtcctcacc
    18961 cttggggtag ctcatgtgtt cagcccccaa aagctgggcc agaagaacat tcccggatcg
    19021 atggtagaat tctcccatat gcgccacgcg gtcttccaat tgaagaacgg atgacattcc
    19081 cagttttgcc gccgctgccg ccgcagtgcg cacgaaattg gattgcacgg cacccgtgat
    19141 caggatggtg tccgccccct gcctcagcgc ctcccccatg taaaattcca gctgacgggt
    19201 cttgtttccg ccgaagctga gaccggtcag gtcgtcgcgc ttgatccaca aatccagccc
    19261 caattggtca gaaagtcgct ctagccgttc gaccggtgtg accgatgtca tcaaccttgc
    19321 gcggggatag tttgaaagcg ctgcgtctat catggaccag gtgcccttca ttttcatgca
    19381 aacgactcgt gccgatggat ggcactgctg atcaggataa tgaggttttg gaaagcgtgg
    19441 aagacagccg gtcacgcgca aaagcgcccg actgaacccc ttgctgaagc gggccggcgc
    19501 cgaagagtcc ggccgccggt gatcaatcac ctctcgctgg tgtcgctttc ggcgtagttg
    19561 cgcaaatcgt ccatgtcggc gatatccgcg tggttcctgt cgatcttgac gccaacgggt
    19621 ttcaatcgcg aaaacgcgcg gctcaggctt tcgggcttca tccccagacg tccggcgatc
    19681 agcatcttgt cgtagggcag ttccacctcg caccgaccgg attcacaatc gcacaggttc
    19741 aacagaaact ctgcaacgcg ttgcgccccg gtttgcgctt tcaattgctc cagctgcgcc
    19801 accagagcat gcagatgcgt gaacgtcgca gccagaattg aaacgccgat ttccgggtct
    19861 tccttcataa gggacaacag cacagggctg ggaatatgca tcacttcaca ggctgaaacg
    19921 gcttcggctg aaacgggata tggcacatta cgcagcgcaa cggcctcacc aaagctttct
    19981 ccgcgggtga aaacgctcac caccgcttcc gccccggtcg gagagatgcg gaacagcttg
    20041 acccatccgg ccaggacaac gtgtacagcc ttggcttctt cctcttgcag aaagatcgtc
    20101 tcgccacggt catattgccg ccaaatcgct tgccgcagca aagtatccac atgctgatcc
    20161 ggcaggctgc gcagaagcag agactgccgc gcaatcgcct tttgtgcctc gtgtggcatg
    20221 aaggcactcc cttcttcatc cagtccgggc gatggcccgg gtaatcatcc ccaatgccct
    20281 gctatgccaa agtcggcgtg tcagggccag tctttttctt gaagatcaac ttgacaattg
    20341 tcatgtcgta gcgcctgtcg ctgccctagg gtcggttcac agccagttat ccggggagca
    20401 tgtcagatgg atttcgagcg atttttcagc cagagcctcg acgctttgaa agaggaaggg
    20461 aactatcggg ttttcatcga cttgcagcga cgttgcggag ctttcccgaa cgcacgccag
    20521 accgatgggt caatccagcg ggatgttcgc atctggtgct cgaatgacta cctgggaatg
    20581 gggcaacacc ctgcggtcat caacgccatg cacgatgcgc tggaacgttg tggcgccggt
    20641 gcaggcggaa cgcgcaacat ctcgggcacg acgcatgacc acgttctgct tgaggcagag
    20701 ttggcagatc tccatggcaa ggaggccgct ctgctgttca cctcgggcta tgtgtccaac
    20761 tgggccgctc tgggaacgct ggctgcgaag atccccggtc tgatcgtttt ctctgatgcg
    20821 ctgaaccatg cctcgatgat cgaaggcatc cgccactcac gggcgcagaa ggtgatatgg
    20881 aaacacaacg accttgcgga tctggaggcc aagctggccg ccgccgaccc cgacgcgccc
    20941 aagatgatcg cctttgaatc cgtgtattcc atggatggtg atatcgcgcc gatcagggaa
    21001 atctgcgacc tggccgacaa atacggcgcg atgacctacc tggacgaagt tcacgccgtc
    21061 ggcctctatg gcccgcgcgg cggtggcatt gccgagcgcg agggcttgat ggatcgcctg
    21121 accgtgatcg agggcacgtt gggcaaggcc ttcggcgtgg ttggtggcta catcgcagcc
    21181 tcggcagcgc tgtgcgattt cgttcgcagc tttgccagcg gcttcatctt caccactgcc
    21241 ctgccgcctt cgatcgccgc aggtgccgcc gcatccatcc aacatctgaa gcagtcaagc
    21301 gccgagcgtg atctgcaaaa ggcccgtgtg gaacaagtgc gcacccgtct ggatgcggaa
    21361 gggataccgc atctgccgaa ccccagccat atcattccgg tgatggtggg cgacccggtg
    21421 aagtgcaagt ttatctcgga tacgcttctt gaagaattcg gcatctacat ccaaccgatc
    21481 aactatccca ctgttcccaa gggcaccgag cgtttgcgga tcacgccgtc cccggtccac
    21541 acggatgagg atatcgatca tctggtcggt gccttgtcgg cgctctggca gcgttgtcag
    21601 atcgcgcgga tcccacaggc cgctcagtaa tcaggacccc cctttgcttg aatactgccg
    21661 cctctcgggg cggcattttt tttcttcaga ccagatagag cgcaaaaacc acaaccgaaa
    21721 acccggtcaa caccatggtg aacccacgca gccagctttg gctgttttcc aaatccaggt
    21781 agtgtttcag gatcacgcgg gccttgatca gcgccagcaa caggataccg ccagcaatga
    21841 tcgcgcttgg cgccccaatc agggtcagca gcgcggatcc cacgctgagg cccaagagcg
    21901 caagccacgc ctggatcaaa gggttcgacg acctctgacg tgaaatgttg gtcaaagatg
    21961 aaggttgggc catctgacta tcccagcaga tagatcactg gaaacagcat gatccagacc
    22021 aggtccacca tgtgccagaa ctgcgcgccc gcttcgacgc tactggggtc gtcgcgccag
    22081 gccaccagca acagaatacc aaccccggcc aggacatgcg cggcatgaaa gccggtcagc
    22141 atatagtaga acaggaagaa tggatgcgtt tcatatccta tcccctgaga cgccttgtcg
    22201 gaatattccg cacccttgat gatcaggaac acgacaccca gaagcgcggc aaggatcaac
    22261 gccaaacggg cccgcaagcg ttgcatgttc cgccgccatt gcagcgcctg tgcggccaga
    22321 tagccggatg tcaccaaaac cgccgtgttc aaggccgcac ccgtgcgatg cagatgcgac
    22381 tgcgcctcgg caaaacctgc cggatccgtc aggcgcaccc ccatgaaagc gatcatcccc
    22441 gcgccaaaaa ccagcagttc cgaaatgatc agaacccaca tcaggaactc gcccggcagt
    22501 tcgtctatca gagaggtatc actcatgcgc cgaccaactg gcgatagatc tgcggcaggg
    22561 ccatggtcag gcgatgcgga tctggaatga cggcgaaacc gccctgcccg aacatgcgag
    22621 gaaaccagct tttgccggtt ttatcgatgg tgacgccgaa cactgactgt ccggcccgac
    22681 gcgcctcgcg tatggccatg caggtatctt cgatgccgtg gcgcccctcg tagtgatcca
    22741 ggtcgtttgg tttgccgtcc gttatgacca gcagcaatcg gcgcttgcgg gactggcttg
    22801 ccagatctgc ggaacagtgc cggattgccg cgcccaacct tgtgtaatgt ccggggcgca
    22861 gcgacgcgat gcgctgttca actttggttc ccatcggttc gtcaaaccgt ttgcaacgtt
    22921 gcacatagac gcgctgacgc ttgagggagc tgaatgcatg aatggcgaaa tcgtcgccac
    22981 aagcgttcag gccccaggcc aaggccgcca gcgcctcgcg ttcgatatcg atcacggcgc
    23041 gaccagtaac ggcgctttca gtcgagcggc tgacatccag caggatcgag accgccagat
    23101 cgcgggcctc ggggcgggat tgcatccaga cgcgttccgt cccttcacca tttgcgcagc
    23161 ggtcaacctg cgcccgaacg gcggcttcca catccagctg gtctccgtcc agatggcccc
    23221 gggtcatcac acgccccggg cgcaacgcct cgaattggcg cttgacggca cgaatgcgcc
    23281 gcgcagtggc cggatccttg ccgaactcgg cggcatcgtc gcggatatcg gcatccgaaa
    23341 gcagaacgtt cacatgatcc ggcaggtact gacccgtccg cacatcccat tcgggatata
    23401 gaatacggcc tgacaggcgt tcgcggttga cgtcttcggg cgccaggtca aggtgaagct
    23461 tcaacttggt aggcggcgct tttgagatct ggccaagacc gatctcttcc tgatcgtcag
    23521 ccgccttctt ggcgttgtcg ggatcgtcgt catcgatgcg acggttgata ttcaggaatt
    23581 cggcccagct gaggatggct tcgaacttgt gcagaatgaa actgtcgctg cgctcggcct
    23641 gatccgattt gcggcgtcgg gcgcggtgtg tcttttcgcc ggattcctct ggcgggcctt
    23701 cagtatcggg gttttcaacc tcgttgtgtt ccgagaaccc gacggcccgc aattccggcc
    23761 acaggggaac cgggcgcatc ggctgatagc cgcgcggagc gatcaggtcg tcgtcaagtg
    23821 ccagaagttg ctcggcctga tccgacaagg gtttgggatc gcccagcata tgacggatca
    23881 gttcttcgac cgcagcctcg gcaggcggca gactggggat gtcgcgctga tacagcacgc
    23941 ccttgcaaag ttcggtgtaa agcggacgca agccaggcgc gtcgtccaga gtcacctcga
    24001 ccatgtgccg ggcggcaacc aaggcacgca ggtcggcacg cagtggatcg tcttcgtcaa
    24061 ttcgggttcc ggcatgggca gcggcggcgg ccaaccagac atagagcgcg ccattagctt
    24121 cgcgcgccgg gaatacagcc agacggtcgg gcaggcgcaa aacctcgcca tcgaacgagg
    24181 cgcgcggcat catttccact tcggttgcaa gtttgcgacg ccaactcagg cggtgacgcg
    24241 aaacctcggg tgagaccggg cgcaattcaa cgcccggact acccccaagc ccccgaaaga
    24301 ggactgccag ccgccccgcg acctcggaaa ggtcgaccgc ggctccaaca tgcacctggg
    24361 gtgcatcgag gcggctggca agggtgtgcc acagtttccc gatcgtttct tcgggttccc
    24421 atggctcaaa gtcgatcctg accatcaccg gcctcaccca aagacggcgg tgacaagatc
    24481 gaggagcccg cgtttgatat cctcgtcatc ggtcagaggt tcgatcatgg cggcaaggat
    24541 ggcgcggtcg gtggacatgc cctgcgcgat cagcgtcgca gcatagacga ccagccgggt
    24601 ggacacgcct tcctcgaggt cctgaccctt gagcccgcgc agcttgcccg ccagccgcac
    24661 cagcggcttg cagcgttcca gcggcaggcc gctttcctgc gcgaccacct cggcttccat
    24721 ctcgggcgag ggaaagtcga actccagcga gatgaaccgc tgccgggtcg agggtttgag
    24781 ggttttcagg atattctgat agccggggtt gtacgaggcc accagcatga agccgggcgc
    24841 ggcctcaagc tcttcgccgg tgcgatcgat cggcaggatg cgccggtcgt cggtcagcgg
    24901 gtgcagcacc acggtcacgt ccttgcgcgc ctcgaccacc tcgtcgagat agcagatcgc
    24961 gccttcgcgc accgcgcggg tcagggggcc atcgacccag acggtttcgc cgcccttcag
    25021 cagatagcgt ccgatcaggt cggcggcggc gagatcgtcg tggcacgcta cggtatagag
    25081 cgggcggcca agtttcgagg ccatgtgggc cacaaaccgg gtcttgccgc aacccgtcgg
    25141 acctttcagc agaaccggca gatcgttgtt gtaagcggcg gtgaagacat cgcattcatc
    25201 gccctgggcc aggtagaagg gggcgtttgc cgccccctct ttcaggttca tggagccatc
    25261 catatccatc actccgctgg ggtttcggct gcgccgggtt caatgacctc tttgcgagga
    25321 acccagatcg agtagatgaa cagcagcgcc ccaaggacaa cgaccagacc agagccaaga
    25381 cgcatccagt agaagatcgc gatctggtcc tgcacgtcca tgaagtagtc tccgacgaca
    25441 cgttgcatgt gagtctgcac ggttcccccg aaggtcagca cgaaagtcat gaagaccatg
    25501 ccgctggtca tcagccagaa cgaacccata ttcagaacct gattataggg atcacggttc
    25561 ttcaggatcg gcatagcgta gctgaagatc gcaaggttga ggcagacata ggcgccgtag
    25621 aaggccaggt gaccgtgggc tgcggtgatc tgcgtaccgt gggtgtagta gttcaccccg
    25681 tgcagcgtgt gcaggaagcc ccagacaccg gcaccgaaga aggccagcgt ggcacagccc
    25741 agcgaccaca gcagcgcggc cttgttgggg tggtcccggc ggcccttcca gaccatgacg
    25801 aaggcaaagg ccatcatcgc gaagaagggg atcacctcga ggctcgagaa gatcgaaccg
    25861 atccactgcc agtatgccgg cgtgccgatc cagtaatagt ggtggccggt gccgaggatg
    25921 cccgagaaca gcgcggcggc gacgatgaca tagagccatt tttcgaccac ttcgcggtca
    25981 acaccggtca gcttgagcat cagataggcc aggatcgagg ccatgatcag ctcccacacg
    26041 ccttcgaccc acaggtggac gacataccac cagtattgct tgtccagcga caggttgccc
    26101 gggttgtaga aggcgaacag gaacagcagc gccagacccc aaaggcccag aagcaggatg
    26161 ttggtaatgg ctgtcttttt gcctttcaga acggtcatcg acacgttgta aaggaagatc
    26221 aatgcagcca cgacgatgcc ggccttgacc catttgggtt gctcaaggaa ctcgcgcccc
    26281 tctttgccca gcagccagtt gccttcgaac aggttgaaga cataggtgac gaccacgccc
    26341 aacgtaccga caacgaggat gatcagttgc agataggcca gcttgggcga gtggatctcg
    26401 cgctcggctt cttccgggat caggaagtag gccgcaccga aaaagcctag gatcagccag
    26461 acgatcagag agttggtgtg cagcatccgc acgatgttga acggcagaag ctcactcagg
    26521 aaattgggga atacatagat gaaaccggcc agaaggccgc caatcacctg tatcgcgaac
    26581 aacgccatag ctaccgcaaa gtaggcatag gcgatttttt gggattcgta tttcattgtt
    26641 tcgttccctt tctcagcctg cctcgttggg cggccagccc tgcgcgtcga tattgtccgt
    26701 ccagatcagg aagttggtca ggtcacggag ttcttcgtcg ctgaggttga aattgggcat
    26761 ctgccgacga ccgggaatgc cggtcggttg tgcttccatc cagcccttga gggattcaaa
    26821 ggctgattcc gggtcgtcca gcacgcccca gcgggtcatc acgttgccga cttcgggggc
    26881 aaagtaggcc ccttcaccca gaatcgaatg acagttcaca caggcgtgtt tttcccagac
    26941 atgtttaccc cgaaccacac tgtcatcgag tttcgcggca ttttcagaat tgacgatata
    27001 ccagtgggaa tgggccgaaa gggccagaaa gatgagaatg aagaacagtg acccgccata
    27061 aaaaatattg cgggccatgc tctttgtcat gacgtctcgc attgcgctct cctttgcgca
    27121 gattagctag tgtcagcaac atgacgggcg ggacgcggta gtgccttaac gaaagtcaag
    27181 acctgtcacg agatcaaccg gacagttcag aattgagcga tttggaccgg ctgatcgtca
    27241 ggggaagaag agctgccagt caatttgcga acagcatttc cgtattgagt gttctctcca
    27301 ttgaatggcc attgaattga cgcaagtatt tgccaagcag tatggaagga aggaaagtca
    27361 gcgcactttc cttgctgtgt caagatttcc ggtgcctcgg tagcgccaat ggttaaaagg
    27421 taagaatatg gcaaactatt cctatattgg ttacgccccc ggggtcatta cggtcgattt
    27481 caacttcggc cccgatttca ttacgcttga ccccaatttc gaccccgcaa cagaccgtcg
    27541 tgtatttgat gtaaccgatg cagctggcgg aacgatcctg aacggggcga accctctgct
    27601 cgataccggc actgtgttca atggtgaccg attcaacaac gaaaacggtg acgacgccac
    27661 gcaaacaggt gtggtgacca atctggacgg atcgaccact tttgccaacg gagacatcta
    27721 ccttgaagaa tcctattccc tgaccaatcc atcgggcgga acgatcgatg tgtttcgggt
    27781 cgaagtcgag ggcacattgg ttggctacat cacgtccgag cccctggttc cgggcctgac
    27841 ctatacgttc caggtttcga acgttacccc gaccaacgcc cctgacacga cggaccccac
    27901 cacgattgtc gatgtaccct gctttgttgc cggaacacgg atcatgaccc cgaccggtcc
    27961 aactccgatc gaggatctga aagttggcga tgtcgttttg accgcggaca atgggccgca
    28021 acacatacgc tggattggca cgcgacatct ggaccaagcg gcgcttcgcg ccggtcccag
    28081 gctgaagccc atccggatcg aggccggttc actgggcgat cagttgcccg agcgtgatct
    28141 gttcgtgtca ccgcaacacc gcatgctggt ccggtcgccg attgcggtca gaatgttcga
    28201 cgccgaagaa gttcttgttc ctgctcacat tcttgtcggc gtgcctggca tttcaatcgc
    28261 tgatgacacc cgtgcggtga cctatgtcca tcttttgttt gaccgtcatg aaatcatcta
    28321 tgcggaaagt gcaccttccg aaagcctgct caccggcgca caggccctgt ccagtgttca
    28381 cccggacgca agggcggaga ttcttgcact gttccctgaa ttggatcagc gcaactacgt
    28441 tccgctggcc gcaagacgga tcccggaaaa agggaaacgc gctcgggctt tggtccatcg
    28501 tcatatcaag aacgcgcggc ctctgatcgc tggacgatag acgccgcccg aacaggcgtc
    28561 aggtctgttg cacggcgcga gggccggtca gggcaggcca catggcgaac agatacagcc
    28621 ccattgccgc gatccaaaat ccatccgcag tcagcatcgc cgccatgtaa cctgctgcca
    28681 tgtcggatcc caaccaacgc accagcgcag caaccgccat caagccatag gcaatcgcca
    28741 tgggccttgg cgcgacaagg ggtcgaccgc tatggcccaa ggcggcgcgg ctcattacgg
    28801 ccagggtcat gcctccaacg caaccaatgc ccagaacgtg aagcgcgccg atctcatttc
    28861 ccattccaat ggcagccatc ccccagagaa ccagacccag ggccagcatc ccgaggccca
    28921 gatgcagggc gatcaggatc ggttgacgca aagcccagcc tgttctccaa cgcgccatgc
    28981 gtagcagttg aacaaagccc atcaccaaag ctacggctcc cgcaacaggc ccgacatcaa
    29041 gtgcaagcac aaacaggggc agcagcagcg ccagaatcat cgtcgccctg tccagccagg
    29101 ccacggttac cggccacgat gcttcgggtt gacccgctct tttcatggca ttgcgagtaa
    29161 aagcgggcgt aatccggccg cccaggatcg cgatcatcga acacaatgtc aaaagcccgg
    29221 cccggatgcc ggtgttcaac gtatccaccg tgacccccat ccattccaaa tggaccatta
    29281 cattcgaggc cagcatcaga accagaagat acagaaacac catattctgg ggcttgggtc
    29341 gacgaaccag ttgactggca attttcagcg ccagaatggg aacaaagatc aggtccacga
    29401 ctgcgacgaa caagggaggc aacactccgg aaaaccagac cgccagacgc ccggccatcc
    29461 agatcaatgc gacaagcgtg ataaagcggg cccgcgcctc gggcgcaccg gtccagttcg
    29521 gcacggcggt cagaaaaaac ccccccaagg cggccgttgc atacccaaaa atcatctcat
    29581 gcgcgtgcca catgaccggg ggcatcgcat agctttggtc catgtaaggc atcagcccgt
    29641 cgagcgacgc caaccacaca ccccacgcga cccctgcaaa cacgccgtaa agacccgccg
    29701 aaaggaaaaa gacccggaac ccctcactga aaacacgtgc gattacagct gtcatgcctg
    29761 ctctccatag cttttcccgc cgttgagcaa tgtgtagttc cttcacgacc cggcgccctt
    29821 aaccaaaatc aagaccgggc ttaaacatgt gtgaaaaaca caagttttat tgggggtttt
    29881 gatccgtgtt ttctgtccaa agtgcctggt ctgcgccctt cccgttgact ttggtcaagg
    29941 atgacatcca cgtgatgttt cactctcggc agcgcctcac cacgcatatg gagagtgatc
    30001 atgtcacttg gaatcagcta caacaaaccc ggccgcgcct ttggggtcgg attggcaatg
    30061 ttgttgggca gcgtcgctgc tccgaccttc gccgaagagc caactttgag cgaagaagcc
    30121 tttgaatcgt ctaaacagct ctatttcgaa caatgcgcag gctgccacgg cgttttgcgc
    30181 aaaggggcca cgggtaaaaa cctggaaccg cattggaaga agaccgcagc cgacggcacg
    30241 gtcaccgaag gcggcaccct taaactgggg caggaacgcc ttgaaaagat tatcgcctgg
    30301 ggaaccgaag gcggcatgaa caacttctcg gacatcatga ccgagcagga aatcaaggac
    30361 atggcgacct acatcatgat ggagccgccg aaaccgcctg aaatgtcgct ggaacagatg
    30421 aaggcgaccc gcaaggttta cgtcgaagaa gaggactatc cgaccgagcc gctgcacggc
    30481 cgcaactggg aaaacttctt tgtcgtcatc gaacgtgacg taggcaaggt ggccgtgatc
    30541 gacggtgaca ccaaagaggt cctgacccac attccgaccg gttatgcggt gcacgttctg
    30601 aaagcatccg agcaccactc gctggaagag ccggaacaac ccgggcgctt ctggtacacc
    30661 atgggccgcg acggcaagat gaccaaaatc gacctctggc agacgccgga caagatgttg
    30721 gtatccgaag tcaagatcgc ctacgacgcg cgtgacgtgg ccgtgtccgg cgacggcaaa
    30781 tacgtcatcg gtggtggcta ctggccgccg cactttgcaa tcgttgatgc gcaaaccatg
    30841 gaaccgctca aggtcgtatc gacccgcggc gtgaacgtgg acggcgagta tgtcgaagaa
    30901 agccgcgtgg ccgccatcta caccacgccg aacgaaccga cctggatcgt cgccgtgaaa
    30961 gagctgggac agctatggca ggtcgattac accgatctgg acaaccttcg gatcgacaag
    31021 atcgacagcg ccaagttcct gcatgacggg ttctttgacc cgacgggccg ctatttccag
    31081 atcgccgcga acgcgtcgaa caagatggtg gttgtcgata ccgaaaccca caagcttgag
    31141 gcgatgatcg acaccgccgc cctgccgcac ccgggtccgg gcgccaactg ggtcgacccg
    31201 aactgtggcc ctgtggccgg cacgacccac cttggtgtcg gtaccgtgac cgtttggggc
    31261 aacgatcctg aaaaccgtcc ggatgacgcc tggaaagtct gctacgaagt ggaaaccgac
    31321 ggccccggcc tgttcgtccg cacccacccg aactcggatt acatctgggc tgaccagacc
    31381 aagcatccgg aaccggaagt gcagcaatcc gtacaggtca tttcgaaaga aaccggcgag
    31441 atcgtgaaaa cgatccagat caccgaagac gaaggcagcg ctgctgttca cttcgaattc
    31501 aacgccgacg gcaccgaggt ctgggtctcc aagtggaacc tgtcggactc gaaagaaccc
    31561 aacggtcaga tcgtgatctt cgacgccaag acgctggaag agatcggccg catcgacggg
    31621 ctttatgccc cgaccggcaa gttcaacgtc tacaaccggt cgaaccacgt cacctgacga
    31681 gggtgagacc atcacaggaa agggcgggcc cctcgcccgc cctttccttg ttcgaggcat
    31741 cagccaaact caccggcctg ccaccaaggg ccagacaata cagccaaaac ggagcccgga
    31801 tatgacctcc gaaccggata agaaaaaacc gatctggcgc cggtatttcc tatggggaat
    31861 gcctgtggcc ggtatcgccg cggcctttgc cgccggcatc atcttctggg gcgggttcaa
    31921 caccgcaatg gaagccacga ataccaagga attctgtatc tcgtgtcacg agatgcgtga
    31981 ttttgtctac gaagaatata ccggcacgat tcacgacgtg aaccggtcgg gcgtgggggc
    32041 tgtctgttcc gactgccacg tacccaaaga ctggacccat aagatgatcc gcaagatcaa
    32101 ggcgtccaaa gagctttatg gcaaattggt cggcaccatc aacacccgcg aaaagttcga
    32161 agccaaacgt gtgcatctgg ccatgaacga gtgggagcgg atgaaggcca ccgattcgcg
    32221 cgaatgccgc aactgtcacg atttcgaatc gatgatgccc gaattccaga aaccacgcgc
    32281 ccgtcagcag cacctcaatg cgatgaccgt cggacagacc tgtatcgact gccacaaggg
    32341 gattgcacac tcggatgcac gcgacagggc ggacgaagag tatctggaaa agcttgaagc
    32401 accgaacccg gacttcatcc ggccgatacc cccggaatac ctggccagcc ttgaaaagat
    32461 cgaagccaaa gaggccgctg aagcagaagc ggaaaaagcc gccaagaagg ctcagcaaga
    32521 ggccgttcag gcccagatcg cagcggctgt tgacgctgct ttggaagaag aacgcgcaaa
    32581 agcctccggt gaagaggccg ccgcgccctc tggcggagca agcgacgttg cgtccaacat
    32641 cgactggaac gcagtggccg cggcggatct gaagctgttc taccccggtc aggcctcgtt
    32701 cgaatgggtc cagaacggca agttccatgg tggcgcacgc cccctgacca aaggcgggga
    32761 tcagtgcacc acctgccacg ccaaggaact ggacaccatc ggcaacaaga tcgttgcagg
    32821 tggcgatctt gaaccgactc ccattccggg caaacgcggt gtcatcgacg caaccgttca
    32881 ggcggcacat gacgacgaaa acctctacat tcgtctgcaa tggccggacg cgggtcacaa
    32941 ccctgccccg ttcgtcgatg gcggcaagat ggacccggac aaccagatca aggttgccat
    33001 gatgattacc ggcactggca tcgagctggg cgatcaggtg ggctgctggg cctcgtgcca
    33061 cgccgacaac acctatatgc cttttgcgcc cgaagcggat gcgatcgcgg caaatgcgga
    33121 tgttgccggt cgcctcaatg ccaccgacac cattaccaaa tacatcagcg aaagccgcac
    33181 cgatgttgag gtcaaaggtc gccgcggcaa ggccctgggt ggctgggaca agctgaaggc
    33241 cgaggaacag atcgagcagt atctggccga cggcacctat cttgacctga tgcgtgtcta
    33301 cgccgacgga agcgccacca atggctatct gttggagcag cgcgtggtca atgatggtga
    33361 aatcgccgca tcggccgaac tgtccggtgg tatgtggacc gtggtcttta cgcgccccct
    33421 gaattcgggt gcgcccggtg atgtgccttt ggaggcaggc aagacctata ccgttggctt
    33481 tgccatccac gacgattttg ctgccgcaag gttccaccac gtgacgctga atacaagcct
    33541 ggcgctggat gatgacagcg cgctcatcaa cgtggtcaaa caataacgga tcggggccgg
    33601 gtcaaccggc cccggccact tttggaaagg agacatggac catgaaaccc caacgccttc
    33661 ttcccgcgct gctgcttctg gccgcgcccg cctgggcgga cgaaaccgcc gaaatctgcg
    33721 ccgaggccga agagcgctat gtcgagttgt tcggtcagcc ttcgtcggcc gtcgaagacg
    33781 ctgaagtggt gctgatgtac aaatacaatt tctgcccagc cgaattgacc gtcaaggcag
    33841 gcacaactgt ccggtgggtg aatgtcgaca aacgcaccag ccattccgtt ctgttgaagg
    33901 atggcagcca acctgaaagt gatcgcctgt tccccgagga atccgttgaa ctgaccttcc
    33961 ttacgcccgg tccacaggac tatctgtgcg gcccgcattg ggagacacag aacatgatcg
    34021 gaatgatcac cgtcgaaccc tgaaacaagg cacaatacag gcaagatgaa ggagcgcggg
    34081 cgcaaatccc gcgctcctta acttatgtca aggaggttgg ttttcgattg ggccaatctt
    34141 cccccatgac acgcccggct cacccagcaa cgtcttgcaa acgcaacgga tctgcatggg
    34201 ataccggatc tcgaagactt tcagaccaag cgagtttgca catgagcggt aaggtttttc
    34261 tgattggcgc aggccccggc gaccccgagc tgatgaccct tcgcgcactg cggatgctgc
    34321 aagaagcgga tgtcgtggtt tatgaccggc tggtgtccgc cgacattctg aacttgcacg
    34381 cggaaggcgc ccggctgatc cctgtcggca aagcgcccaa atgccacacc gttccgcagg
    34441 accgcatcaa cgaaatactg ctggaagaag cccgcgctgg tcacacggtt gcccggctga
    34501 agggtggcga ccccatgatc tttggtcgcg gctcggaaga ggctgcctat ctgatggccc
    34561 gcggtgttgc tgttgaatac gcaccgggca ttacggcagc ccagggggcg tcttgttcga
    34621 cgggtgtgcc gctgacccat cgcgggctgg caacctcggt tcaatatgtc accgggcatc
    34681 ggcaggccga caaagtgctg gatctggact ggaaacgcct tgccgatccg gactcgacgc
    34741 tggtggtcta tatgggcgtt gccaatatcg gtcagatcgc catggggttg atgaccgaaa
    34801 acctgccggg ctcgacgccg gttctggcgg tgggcaaggc cacgacacct gatgagcgtc
    34861 gtcttgtgtc acggcttgac cagctggcca cggatgtgcg cgcagccgac ctgaaggcgc
    34921 cgacgctgtt tatcattggc aaggtggttt cgctttatgc cgaacggcct gtggccgagc
    34981 ttctggaaca ggcccatggc taagctggga agacgagacc gagggattga cccaacacac
    35041 accgacaggt cgccggggcg ttcgggatgg gtggcgcgaa cctgtctgac cattgcggtt
    35101 ctggccgcga cctcagcttt cgcggcggat gtcatcgatc ccgacaccct gaaaagactt
    35161 gtgcatcagg attgcggttc ctgtcacggc ctgtccctga agggcggcct tggtcccgat
    35221 ctgcgcagtg agacgcttga acactacgac gcggatgttt tgaccagcgt catccttgac
    35281 ggcatccctg acaccgcgat gcccccgtgg cggcctctga tcagtgaaga agaagccgag
    35341 tggatcgccc gttacctgct ggaacaggag tcacaatgaa acacttcatc cttggccttg
    35401 ccgccacatt gatgatgtcc accgcccagg ctgaaccaac cgcgacaggc gaccttggtc
    35461 tggtcatcga acgcgccaag ggctcggttc tgctggtgga tcaatccgac cgtgcagctc
    35521 tggcccggat cgaggggttg ggtgatctgt cgcacgcgtc cttggtctat tcacccgatg
    35581 aacggtttgc ctatgtgttt ggccgcgacg gcgggctgac caagatcgac atcgtgaccc
    35641 gccagatcgt gaaccgcgtc gtgcaggccg gcaacgccat tggcggggcg atttcggacg
    35701 atggcaagct tgtggcggtg tcgaactatg aacccggtgg cgtgcgcgta ttcgatgcgg
    35761 acacgcttga gatggtcgct gacatcccga ccggcagcaa aaccatcggt ctggtcgatg
    35821 cgccgggtcg gcggttcgtt ttcacgatgt gggacactgg ggaaacctgg attgccgatt
    35881 tcgcaaaggg cgcaccagag atcaccaaga tcccggacat gggcaagaac ccctatgacg
    35941 cgctgatcac tgccaatggc cgcacctata tcaccggcct gtttggcgag gacggcctga
    36001 ccgcactgga tctgtgggcc gaaacacccg aaccgatccg ggttctgccc gattacgggc
    36061 gcgggcagga agaaatgccg gtctacaaga tgcctcatct ggaaggctgg gcgctgacgg
    36121 gccgcgaatt cgttttgccg gctgtcggcc atcacgaggt tctgtggatc gacgccgata
    36181 ccctgtccga aacgggccgg accaaaaccc acgggcaacc ggtctttgca atggcgcgtc
    36241 cggatgggcg gcaggtctgg gtcaatttcg cccacccgct gaatgacacc attcaggtga
    36301 tcgacagcgt cagcaaagag atcatccacg aattcaaacc cggcccggcc gtgttgcaca
    36361 tggagttcac gccgcgcgga catgaggtct ggatcagcgt gcgcgatgcc aacaaggtca
    36421 tggtctacga cacgcatagt tttgaaaaac tgcgcgagat cgacgcggac agcccgtccg
    36481 gcattttctt cactgctcgc gcccacagaa cagggctgta accgatgcga catatcacgg
    36541 acccgatcga ccgccgtctg ctggacgagt ttcagcgcga cttcccgatc accgaaagac
    36601 cgtttcagat actgggtaac gctctcgggc tggacgaagc cgaagtcatt catcgcctgt
    36661 cccggatgcg cgccacaggc cgcattacac gggttggcgc aaccatcaca cccggcgcgg
    36721 tgacggccag cactttggct gccgtggcgg ctccggaaga tcggttggag gaggttgccg
    36781 ccctgatcga tgccgaaccc ggcgtgaatc acaattatca acgcgaagac gcctggaacc
    36841 tctggtttgt cgcgaccggg ccggatcgcg cgcatgtcaa cgataccctt gcgcggatca
    36901 gtcgatccac cggattgcag gtgctggacc tgcggctggt gcgtcccttc aacgtggatc
    36961 ttggctttcg catgactgga ggcatcaaga acgtgcccac agcgcgaaag gtcgatgcat
    37021 ccgtcatgcg cgagggcgat cgttgcctgc tacagtctct gagttccggg ctatctttgg
    37081 tctcagaacc ctacgccgct ctggctcgtt cgctgaaacg ggatgtcacc gacgtgatgg
    37141 agcgggtcga ggctttgcat gccgccggaa taatctcgcg gctcggcgtc atcgtgcgtc
    37201 accgggcgct tggctggtcg gccaatgcga tggtggtctg ggatctgccg gcagaacaga
    37261 ttgaaaccgc tggtcccgct ttggcggcct tcccgggggt gactttgtgc tacgagcgca
    37321 atccggttcc cgatgtctgg ccatatcgcc tgtattccat gatccacgcc cgcacacgca
    37381 atgaggcttt ggatgttctg gccggcgcga ttgcattgcc cgaactggcc ggagcgcgac
    37441 acaaggttct cttctcaacc cgctgtttca agcagaccgg cgcgctgatt caggccaagg
    37501 aggctgccgc atgacgctgg accaaacgga tcgcgcgatc ctgaatcgta tgcaagagga
    37561 tctgccgctt acttcgcacc cttacgcaac cgtcgccgca gagcttggcc tgtccgaggc
    37621 cgaattgctg acgcgtctga gccgcatgaa agatgaccgc accattacgc gcttcggtcc
    37681 atttttcgac gccgcggcca tgggtggggc tttctgcctt tgcgcaatgg ccgttccagc
    37741 cgaagatttc gaaaccgtcc tgaccaaagt caatgcacat cccgaggtgg cccataatta
    37801 tgaacgcacg caccggctga acatgtggtt cgtgctggcc accgaaacac ccgaggggat
    37861 cgaggccgcc gccgatgcca tcgaacggga aacggggatc agtgttctcc gtttccccaa
    37921 acttcaggaa tttttcatcg gcttccgggt ggcggcatga tcgacgcaac agacagacag
    37981 attatcgagt cgctccaggg gggattgccc ctggtgtccg cgccctatgc gcaggtcgct
    38041 gccgatctgg gcctgaccga agccaccctg ctggaccggc tggccgtgct gaaagcgcgc
    38101 ggggtgatcc gacggatcgc cgcagccccc aatcattaca agctgggcat gacgtcgaac
    38161 ggcatgaccg tctgggatgt tcaggatgac ctgatcaccg aactgggcgc tcatatcggg
    38221 gcactgccct tcgtcaccca ttgttatgaa cggccccgtg ccctgcccga ctggccctac
    38281 aacctgttcg ccatggttca tggcaactcg cgcgacgagg tcgaagagaa acgcggccag
    38341 atcgccgcta ttctgggatc ggcctgccgg ggcagcgaca tcctctattc cacgcgcatc
    38401 ctgaaaaaga ccgggctgcg cctgagacag aaagcctgag acatgttccg cctgaccgaa
    38461 tacatgcatc aactggtcaa accgactccg gtgcgcaagc gtcgccccgg cccggtaaag
    38521 ccggttgtga tctggaattt gacgcgacgc tgtaacctga agtgccgcca ttgctacacc
    38581 gtctcggcgg atgtcgcgtt cccgggtgag ctcagccatg agcaagccat ggtaaccctt
    38641 gaggatctgg gccaatttcg cgtcccggcc ctgatcctct cgggtgggga accgctggac
    38701 cggttcgatt tcttcgacat cgcaaaacgg gcccgtgatc tggtgccaat gctggccttg
    38761 tcgaccaacg gcacccggat ttacgacgaa accgctgata tgattgcgga tgtgggcttc
    38821 aactacgtcg gcatctcgct ggacgggatc ggagcgacga atgactggtt ccgtggcgtc
    38881 gaaggggctt ttgcagacgc cttgcgcggc gtgcgagaat gcaaaaagcg cggcatcaag
    38941 gttggcctgc ggttctgcct gaccgaaggc acgcaacatc acttgcctga cttgctgagc
    39001 ctttgtgatg atgaaggtgt cgacaagttc tacctgtcgc atcttgtcta tgcggggcgc
    39061 ggcgacaaga accggggcga agatgccgcg catcagcgca cgcgcaaagg cctggatctg
    39121 ttgctggaac gcgcctggga agccgcatcg ggcggtcgtc cgctggatat cgtgacgggg
    39181 aacaatgacg ctgatgccgg gtatttcctg aactggattc gcacgcattt cgacgccgaa
    39241 aaagcggcac atgtgcgcgc gcacctggcc gcgtggggcg ggaactcaag tggtttgggc
    39301 gtcgctaata tcgacaacct tggccgggtc catccagaca cttactggtc cgattacacg
    39361 gtgggcaacg taaagaccaa atcgttttcc gaactctgga ccagcgatga tccgatgctt
    39421 gccatgctcc gcacccgccc acgcccgctg aaggggcgct gcggagcctg cgaactcaag
    39481 gacgtgtgcg gcggcaatac ccgcatccgc gccttgcaat tgaccggtga tccatgggcc
    39541 gaggatccgg cctgttacct gtccaaccag gaaatcggtg tggatgaagc aggggaacgc
    39601 cttcaggtca caccgtttcg ggggaaaagc catgatccgg cgcatcagtt cttttgacac
    39661 cgtaagtgcg aggctttcaa ccgctgcgcc tgtggcgcgt gcgggaacct ccggcgggag
    39721 tatttttgaa aagatgaaga ttggggcatt atgctcgatc cttggcgcgg gtgtcgcctg
    39781 ggcggatgcg caatcggatt acgctgagca ttgcgcctca tgccacggcg aaaaccgtct
    39841 gggcggggtt ggccccgcgc tgatccctga aacgctcaaa cgcatgcggg gtccccgggt
    39901 tgctgcggta atcgcggaag ggcgcgcggc gacacaaatg ccggccttct cgcacgagct
    39961 ggatgctctg caaatcgaag agctggcagg ttggttgaaa tcgcctttgg aatccgaccc
    40021 cgaatggggc gaggccgaga tattggccag ccggacgctg gacgaggaat atgtgccggt
    40081 ggatgcgccc gtctgggaca gcgacccgat gaacatcacg ctggtggtgg aaaccggaga
    40141 tcaccatgtc agcgttctgg atggcgacac gttcgaggtt ctggaccggt tcgaaacccc
    40201 cttcgccgtg catggcggtc caaaattcag cccggatggg cggtatgtct tcatcatgtc
    40261 ccgcgacgga tgggtccaga agtacgacat ttgggccctg aagcaggtgg gccgtgtgcg
    40321 tgccggcctg aacagccgta acatcgccat gtccggcgat ggcaaatggg tggctgtagc
    40381 caactatctg cccaacagcc tgacggtgtt gtccaccgaa gacctttcag tcgcaaaggt
    40441 catcgaggtc aaaagcaaga agggcgtgcc cagccgcgtt tcggctgtct atcaggcccc
    40501 tccgcgggaa agctttgttc tggcgctgaa ggatgtgccc gagatttggg aagtgttcta
    40561 cggcgcaaat cccccgcaat ccgggcttgg tcatgatttc cgcatcgaag gtcagttcaa
    40621 gaaccccgac cccttcccgg tgcgcaagat caccacgcct gactatctgg acgatttctt
    40681 tttcgaccag agttatgaat atgtcatggg agcgtcccgc gatggcaagg gcggacaagt
    40741 gattgatctg gtgatcgggc acaaggtggc cgatctggat ttgcccggaa tgccgcatct
    40801 gggctcgggc atcacatgga aacacggcga tacgaccgtg atggccacgc cgcacctgac
    40861 agacggcgcc gtgtcggtga tcgacatgga aagctgggaa accgtcaaac ggatcaagac
    40921 cgagggcccc gggttcttca tgcgcagcca tgagaactcg ccttatgtct gggccgatgt
    40981 tttctttggc ccaaacaagg acgcaatgca tgtcatcgac aagcaaagcc ttgaaatcgt
    41041 aaagaccctg cgccccgctc ccggaaaaac cgtggcccat gtcgagttca ccagggatgg
    41101 cagccacgcg ctggtttcga tctgggaaga tgacggcgcg gtgatcgttt atgacgcgca
    41161 gacgctggaa gaaatccgcc gcctgccgat gcgcaaacct tcggggaaat acaatgtctg
    41221 gaacaagatc accttctcgg aaggaaccag ccactgaggg aaaatggccg gtttggaaac
    41281 tggccattct gctgtatccg gccacggcgc tgaccgtggc catcaacctg tttttgctcg
    41341 ggcttatcct gcacagcgtc gggttcggtg caatcgaacc ggtgccggct ctcctctggt
    41401 cgattccgct gggcattcct gcggcatggc tggccggtcg gtggctgcgc ggattgatgg
    41461 acgaggccga cgggtagatt caaattttca ggcacctgac ctaagtcaag tcttcgcctg
    41521 gaagaatccc ctacggttca gaaaagaacg ccgagctgga ttctcaatgc ccaccgtccg
    41581 ccccccgcat agcctgtttg atcgcgtgtc ccgcgcggtg tgcggtttgg tgggtatttt
    41641 cctgttgctt ttgcagatgc ttggcccggt gctggcgagt cccggggaca gcatgtggat
    41701 cgagatctgc tcggaggcag gggcggtctg ggttgaagtg gaccttgagg aaggcactga
    41761 tgacccgacc gcaccttgcc cgaaatgcgc cgattgcgcg ctgtgcgcgg tgacagtggc
    41821 agccccgctg ccagacctgc cgctgctgac gcaatccgga aatgtacaga ttgtacccgc
    41881 tgcaatcggg gatctgtgca ttttgtacaa ctcaaggcga ctgtggcccg aaacccgagg
    41941 gcccccggtt gcgacccaag aaaaatctga acgcgccctg cgcgcgtccg tggcgttcac
    42001 tcaagtaaac ggaggtgcgc cgtggtcgta agtcgcgcaa tccatttcct gctggctttt
    42061 tccctgtcct gcctgatggc gatcagcgcc catgccgaca gcctggccag cttcctgccc
    42121 gacatcgaac ctgccgatct ggcccccggt gccgatgcct ttggcccggt acgcgatgac
    42181 gtcaaggtcg cccccgtcct gaagggcggc gagaccgttg cctgggcatt cctgacctcg
    42241 gactttgttg gcacgaccgg ttattccggc aagccgatcc atgtcgttgc cgccatcgat
    42301 aacgatgccg tgttgaccgg agtgcaactg gtcaagcact cggaacccat cgtgctgatc
    42361 ggcatcccca attcccgcat ggttgaattg accgaaggct atgccggcct tgacctgaag
    42421 gttgaagctg aaaccggggg tgaggggcac gacctcgaca tcatctcggg cgcgaccgtc
    42481 acgatcatgg tgatcgacga cagccttgtg cgtggcggca tcaaagtggc gcgtgcattg
    42541 ggtctgggcg gcttgtcgcc gttgcaggcc gacgggccaa agcgcgaagt cgatatggcg
    42601 cagaatgcgg tctatgactg gtcgaccctg tcgggtgacg gctcgatccg gcggttgacg
    42661 ctggatgtcg ggcaggtcaa cgccgccttt gaggccaccg gcgaccagcg cgcgatcaag
    42721 cgccccgaac cgggcgaacc ggatgacacc ttcatcgaca tgcatatggc gcttgtctcg
    42781 gttccgtcga tcggcaagtc tctgctgggc gacgccgaat accggaacct tgtgaactgg
    42841 ttggacgagg gcgaacaggc cattctggtg ctgggtcgcg gatcctacag cttcaaggga
    42901 tcaggctatg tgcgcggcgg gattttcgat cggatccaat tgatccaggg cgacaactcg
    42961 gtccggttct tcgacaaaca gcaagtacgc cttggcaagg ttgcagcccc ggatgcgccc
    43021 agtttcaccg agttggacat cttcaagatt cccgccgatg ccgagtttga cccgaccgag
    43081 ccgttccgcc tgcaactgct ggtacagcgt gccgtgggtg ccgttgagaa aacctttctg
    43141 acattcgatc tgggctacaa actgcccgac cactacctgc tgcccgttgc agccccaacg
    43201 gttgtcgagg atgcaaccgg cgaagccgcc gccaaggccg ccctgtggca acgcatctgg
    43261 aaggatcgca ccgtcgaaat cgccattctc ggcgtcatgc tgctggtcct gaccgcgacg
    43321 ttcttctttc aattccacgc gacgatgaat gcgcgggtct tctactggtt ccgcatcggc
    43381 tatctgacca tgaccctgtt cttcatcggc tggtacgcca acgcgcagct gagcgtggtg
    43441 aatctgatgg cgctggcggg cagcttgcgc acaggattct cgtgggatgc gttcctgctg
    43501 gacccgctgg tctttatcca gtggttcgct gtcgctgccg cgctgctgtt ctgggggcga
    43561 ggcgcctatt gcggctggtt gtgcccgttt ggcgcgttgc aggagctgac caacaagatc
    43621 gcccgcgcgc tgaaagtacc gcaatggacg ctgccctggg gactgaacga gcgcctgtgg
    43681 cctgcaaaat acatgatctt cctcggtctc ttcggtctca gctttgtctc gatcccgttg
    43741 gccgagaaat acgccgaggt cgagccgttc aaaacggcga tcattctgaa attcatgcgc
    43801 gactggccct ttgtggtctt tgcgctggcc ctgctgggaa tcgggctgtt catcgaacgg
    43861 ttctactgcc gctatctctg cccgctgggt ggagcactgg cgatccctgc ccgtatccgc
    43921 atgttcgact ggctgcgccg ctacaaggat tgcggctccc cctgtcagac ctgcgccaac
    43981 gaatgccccg ttcaggcgat ccaccccacc ggtgagatca atccgaacga gtgcgtcacc
    44041 tgcctgcatt gtcaggtgct ctaccagtcc gaggacaaat gtcccgtcgt tatccgccaa
    44101 ctgaaacggc gggccaatac agggtcggtc cagatgaaga ccccactcgg acaaccaccg
    44161 gcgaaccatc cgaacgccaa accgcaatcc gtttcctaaa aggaggaacg aacatgtcgg
    44221 aacatgacaa caagctaacc gtcacacgcc gcgggatgct gggtgcaact gcaaccggcg
    44281 ccgtgctggc cgggaccggt ctgggctcga ccctgatgac cgcgaaacag gcgagcgccg
    44341 cggccaatgc caatctcgag cccggcgagc tggacgagta ttacggtttc tggtcttcgg
    44401 gtcagaccgg cgagctgcgc atcctgggct tcccgtccat gcgcgaactg atgcgggtgc
    44461 cggtgttcaa ccgctgctcg gctacgggct ggggtcagac caacgagtca ctgaagatca
    44521 tgaccgaagg gttgctgcct gaaaccaagg agtttctcgc caagcgcgga atgaagacct
    44581 atgacaacgg cgaccttcac cacccgcata tgtccttcac cgacggcacc tatgacggtc
    44641 gctatctgtt catgaacgac aaggccaata cccgcgtcgc ccgtgtgcgc tgtgacgtga
    44701 tgaaatgcga caagatcacc gagatcccga acgccaaggc gatccacggt ctgcgtccgc
    44761 agaaattccc gcgcaccggc tatgtctttg ccaatggtga agatgaaaca ccgctggtca
    44821 acgatggcag cgtgctggat gatccgtcgc aatacgtgaa catcttcacc gcgctggacg
    44881 gcgacaccat ggaagtggcg tggcaggtga tcgtgtcggg caacctcgac aacaccgact
    44941 gcgactatca gggcaaatac gccttctcga cctcgtacaa ctcggaaatg ggcatgaacc
    45001 tggccgagat gaccgagaac gagctggacc acgtcgttgt cttcaacctt gccgagatcg
    45061 aaaaaggcat cgaagccggc gattatcagg agctgaaagg cgtcaaggtt ctggacgggc
    45121 gcaagggtca gaacaagaaa tacacccgtt acatcccgat cccgaactct ccgcacggca
    45181 tcaacaccgc gcccgacggc aagcacgtct gcatcaacgg caagctgtcg ccgaccgtgt
    45241 cggtgatgga cgtcaccaag ctggacgcgc tgttcgaaag cgatgccgac ccgcggtcct
    45301 gcatcgtggg tgagccgcag ctgggtcttg gcccgcttca caccgcctat gacggtcagg
    45361 gcaacgcgtt caccacgctg ttcctggaca gccagatcgt gaagtggaac atcgacaagg
    45421 ccatccgcgc ctacaatggc gaggacgtgg acccgatcat ctcgaaggtc gacgtgcatt
    45481 atcagccggg tcacaactcc acctccatgg gtgaaaccaa ggaagccgat ggcaagtggc
    45541 tgatttcgat gaacaagttc tcgaaagacc gcttcctgaa cgttggtcct ctgaaacccg
    45601 agaacgaaca gctgatcgac atttcgacgg atgagatgaa agtggtgcat gatggcccca
    45661 cctttgccga accgcacgat tcgatcatcg ttcgcagcga catcgtaaac ccggtcaacg
    45721 tctgggatcg caacgatgtt acctgggaag acgcccgcaa acaggccgag gccgatggca
    45781 tcgatctgga agaaggtgcg gaagaaccga tccgggacgg caacaaggtg cgggtctaca
    45841 tgacctcgca ggcgccgacc ttcagccttg agaagttcac cgtcaaacag ggcgacgagg
    45901 tcacgatcta cgtcaccaac ctggatgacg tggacgacgt gacccacggc ttctgcctgg
    45961 gcaactacgg catcgcgatg gaagtggcgc cacaggccac cgcctcggtc actttcaccg
    46021 ccgaccgtcc gggcgtgcac tggttctatt gccagtggtt ctgccatgcg ctgcacatgg
    46081 aaatgcgcgg ccggatgctg gtcgaaccgc aaggagcctg acccatgcgc tggtccctgc
    46141 tcataccgct cctgctcggc tcgccccttt gggcggcgga ttgggatgtg cccaaccggg
    46201 cgggggccat caatgaaaca ctggcgcagg cggcggatgg agacaccctc cgcctgagcc
    46261 ccggcgtcta tgccgagcat ctggtgctgg accggcccgt caccatcgac gggcagggcc
    46321 aggccaccat tgacgggcaa ggcaccggca gcgtcatcac cgtgaccggg ccgggcgtga
    46381 ccgtgcgcgg tctgactgtt atcggctcgg gctcaagtca tgacgggatc gacagcggaa
    46441 tccaactgac caagacggcc cgcgcgccgg tggtcgaaga caatgtgctg ctgggcaatc
    46501 tttacggcat cgacattcac ggtgccaagg acagcatcgt gcgcggcaac cggatcgaag
    46561 ggcgtcagga ccagcggatg aatgaccgcg gcaatggcgt ctatgtctgg aatgcaccgg
    46621 gcgcggtggt cgagggcaat gacatccgct atgggcgcga cgggatcttc gtgaactcgt
    46681 ccaagaagaa cacctttaca ggcaacctgt tccgcgacct tcggtttgcg gtgcactaca
    46741 tgtatgccga caattcagtg gtcagcgaca atgtctcgat cggcaacgat ctgggctatg
    46801 cggtcatgtt cacgaccaat gtgaaagtcg cagacaacgt ctcgatcggt gaccgtgaac
    46861 atggcgtgat gctgaactac gccaacaaga gtgagatcac cggaaacgtg gtgatcggcg
    46921 ccaaggaaaa gtgcaccttc ctttataact ccaacaagaa cgaattcacc gacaactggt
    46981 tccagggatg cggcatcgga atccatttca ccgccggcag cgaacgcaac cgcatcgttg
    47041 gcaattcctt catcgggaac cggacacagg tgaaatacgt ctcgaccaaa tgggtcgagt
    47101 ggtcggaaga cgggcgcggc aattactggt ccgattttgc cgcctatgat gtggatggca
    47161 acggcatcgc cgatgccccc tatcgcccga atgacagtat ggaccatgtg ctgtggaccc
    47221 aaccagcagc caaactgctg ctcggctctc ctgccgtgca gctggtgcgc tggtcgcaat
    47281 ccgcctttcc ggcactgttg cccggtggcg tgatggacag caatccattg atgcaacccc
    47341 ctgaaccccc agctatgaaa aaggtgcctc atgacggata aggccctgac tattgaccat
    47401 gtcagcaagg accggggcaa aacccgcgtt cttgacgata tcaccctgtc tcttgccccc
    47461 ggtcagcgcg ttgcgctgct gggccataac ggcgcaggca agtcgaccct gatcaaatcc
    47521 atccttggcc tgacgccgat ccaaggcgga gcaattcgga tcggagacgc cacccccggc
    47581 agcgcccagg cgcggcggga aacggcgtat ctgcccgagg cggtctcgtt ccacccggcc
    47641 ctgaccgggc gcgagcaatt gaccctgttt gcgaaattgt ccggcgccag ggcggatgtg
    47701 gctggcctgc tggagcgcgt aggtctgagc gatgcgctgg atcgccggat cggcacctat
    47761 tccaaaggga tgcgacaacg tctgggtctg gcacaggtgc tgctgggtca accgaaagtg
    47821 gctttgctgg acgaacctac cagtggattg gacccgatct cgcgccagga cctctatgcc
    47881 atcatcgacg agttggccgc gcagggcatc gccgtgctga tcgccagcca cgcactgacc
    47941 gaggtcgagg cccgtaccga ccggatcgca atcatgcgca agggccggat ggtggctgat
    48001 gacacgctga acaatctgtc ggcccttgca ggcctgccga tccgtctgaa agtgcgcgct
    48061 agcgccaacg ccgatgcctt ggctgctgaa ttgggtggca accggatcaa cggtgcgttg
    48121 gtggaactgc tttgcacccc cgctgacaag atggaggctc tgcgccgcat cgccggaatg
    48181 ggcgacgcgg tcgcggatgt ggaaatgacc ccgcccaagc ttgaagatct ttatcgtcac
    48241 tacgcgcagg agggattgca atgacccgct ttctcgccat cacccgtacc gaaatgctga
    48301 tcctgcgccg caaccgctgg ttgctggtcg ccacggttat catggtgctg ttcgcattgg
    48361 cgctgacctt tgcgggcagc gcgcctaccg gcacgctggg cgttgacatg ctgaccgttt
    48421 cggttgcgtc gatgaccacg ctttcggtct acctcgcgcc ccttctggcg ctgatgatct
    48481 cgttcgacgc catcgccggt gacgtggacc ggggcagcct gtcactgctg ttgtcctacc
    48541 ctgcagggcg cggagaaatc ctgttgggca aattcaccgc acaccttgca gcgctggcct
    48601 tcgccatgac ggtcggtttc ggtaccgccg gcgcggtggc ggccttcttt ggtggtgccg
    48661 ggccggaaag cctgatggcg ttggtccgtc tcatcctcac atccatcctt ctgggcgccg
    48721 tgtttctggc gctgggatac ctgctgtctg ccctggctaa gggggctacg gcggcggcag
    48781 gtctgtcggc cgggctctgg ctggtttttg ttgtcctcta tgatctgggc ctgttggggg
    48841 ctgtcgtcat ggacaagggc ggcaccttta cccaatccgt ctttccatgg gtgatggtgg
    48901 ccaacccggc cgacgcattc cgtctgtgga acatcgccgc gaccgaagga gtcgcaatgg
    48961 cttcgggcat gaccggggcc gcgcaggccc tgcctgtgtg ggccgcgccg gcatctttgt
    49021 tgatctggcc cgtgatcggt tttgccctcg cgcggctggc attccggagg gtcgagccat
    49081 gaaacctctc gttctggttg ccctgatcgc gttggcggcc tgcaaggaag acctggccga
    49141 agcccccgat ccggtggatc tgaccccgga cgcgctgagc tatttctgcc agatgaacat
    49201 cgccgagcac ggcggcccca agggccagat ccatctgaag ggatatcccg caccgctgtt
    49261 cttcgcgcag gtgcgcgaca tggtggcata tctcaaaagc cctgagcgtg atgccgacat
    49321 cacagccgtc tatgtcagcg acatgggcat tgcgccaagc tggcggcagc cgggtatctc
    49381 gaactggatc gccgcggatg acgcgacctt tgttgtcggc gccaatgtgg cgggcggcat
    49441 gggcgcgcgc gaagtggtgc catttgccga tcctgccgat gcgcaggcat tcattgagat
    49501 ttacggcggg acggcactgg gccttccgga catcccggat accgaagtgc ttggccctgt
    49561 cgatcttgaa ctgtcattgg agacccccgt atgaccgccc tgtcccgccg ccgatttctg
    49621 atcatctcag ccgcctgcgc tgcggccaca ccggccgcag cctctgacgc gcgttggcac
    49681 ggcaccgcgc tgggtgccgc tgcaagcctg cgtttggtcg ggctgacgga tgtcgaagct
    49741 gcacccatca tagccgccgt tgagaccgag gttgcccggc tggaagacat tttcagcctg
    49801 tatcgcccgc aatcgcagct cagccggttg aatcgcgacg gtgttctgac ggcgcctgct
    49861 cctgaattgt tgaacgtgct gagtctctgc accgcgctgc atcaggcatc ggatggcgcc
    49921 tttgatccga gcattcagcc cctttggtat gcattggcta cgggcgcgcg cgctgacgat
    49981 ctggttgaag ttcaacaggt aataggctgg gaaagggtat ctttcgacgt ctcggccatt
    50041 cgtctgcctg cgcccggaaa atccgcgctg acgctgaacg gtattgcgca gggcgcgatc
    50101 accgaccgga tcgccgacct gctgcgtggc catggtctgc gtgatgttat ggttgatatg
    50161 ggggaaattg ctgctttggg cgcgcgtggc gacggtgcgc cctggaaagt tgggctggcg
    50221 gcgccggatc agacggttct gaagcggatc gcgctgcgcg accgtgccgt ggcgacatcg
    50281 tcttccctag ccactcaact gagtcccggt cttgggcaca tcatcacccc ggacgggcct
    50341 gcaaacagtg agagaacggt ttcggtttct gccccggaag cggcactcgc ggatgggctg
    50401 tccactgcac tttgcgcggc atccgccgac aaagcgagtg agatcgtagt acgtttcccc
    50461 gacgcccgta tcgagttgaa cgtatgacga acaggtagaa atctcagccc gatcaaaaaa
    50521 aattcgcgaa aagtatgata taggtcaatt cgtgcgctgc tgaaggcagc taggaagtaa
    50581 agacgcgaac ctatctatcc aaatacgagt cgccagccat gagccagttg acaagcagac
    50641 gcgcttttct gagcgcgcgt gtcctgcggg aggacccaga tgcgatccgt ccgccggggg
    50701 cagtcgcaac tggtttcggc gatttgtgca cgcgttgcga agattgcgcc gcggcttgcc
    50761 ctgaagacat catcacattc gacgacagcg gtttccccgt tctggacctg tccgcaggcg
    50821 gttgcacctt gtgtggtgac tgcgctgaca tttgcccgac accggcgttg ctgcccgaac
    50881 gcgttgccga gtggccatgg cgcgcgcaga tcgacgacgc aagctgcctg tcgacgaatg
    50941 gcgtaagctg ccgtctgtgt caggacaatt gcgaacagga tgccatccgc tttcgcctgc
    51001 aactgggcgg acgcgcggaa ccggcgcttg aaacagaaac ctgcatcggc tgcggaagct
    51061 gttcctccgc ctgccccgcc ggggcgatcg tgatgcaccg ccccacccta caacacccgg
    51121 aggtgaacca atgaacatct gtggctgcct agtccacatc gcccccgatt acaccgatgc
    51181 cgcacgcgcg gcgatggccg gaacccaggg cgtcgagctt catgccgaag ccgaggacgg
    51241 ccgttttgta gttgttgtcg aggatacggc cgaccggctg gcctcggaca ccatcatgga
    51301 tctgcaccag atccccggag tgatctcact gtcactgact tatcaccatt tcgaagatct
    51361 cgcggagacg gctccgcgtc ctgatgctcc aagccaaccg tccagcagga ggcccatgca
    51421 atgaccatct ctgaatcccg tcgtacattc ctgaaagcgt ccgcagcggc agccactgcc
    51481 tcggctgcgg gcattcccat ggccgcaggt caggccagcg ctcaggtcgg cgcacccgat
    51541 attcgctggg acaaggctgc ctgccggttc tgtggcacag gctgttcggt tctggtgggc
    51601 accaaggacg gccgcgtggt cgccacgcaa ggtgacccgg acgcaccggt gaaccggggc
    51661 ctgaactgta tcaagggcta tttcctgtcc aagatcatgt acggcaaaga ccgcctgacc
    51721 actccgcttc tgcgcaagac caacggccag tatgacaaga atggtgagtt cgagccggtc
    51781 agctgggatg aagccttcga cgtgatggcc gccaaatgga aagaggccct tgccaagaaa
    51841 ggtccgacca gcgtgggcat gttcggctcg gggcagtgga cggtctggga aggctatgcc
    51901 gccgccaaga tgatgaaggc cgggttccgg tcgaacaaca ttgatcccaa tgcgcgtcac
    51961 tgcatggcct cggccgtggt tggtttcatg cgcaccttcg gcattgacga gccgatgggg
    52021 tgctatgacg accttgagca cgccgacacc ttcgtgctgt gggggtcgaa catggccgag
    52081 atgcacccga tcctgtggtc gcgcctgacc gacacccgcc tgacgaaacc gggttgcgaa
    52141 gtgcatgtgc tgtcgacttt cgaacaccgc tcgttcgagc tggccgacaa tggcatggtg
    52201 ttcaaaccgc aaaccgatct ggcgatcctg aactatatcg ccaattacat catccagaat
    52261 ggtgcggtga acgaagagtt cgtcaagaac cacgtcaaca tcaccaaaac cgccaccgat
    52321 atcggttacg gcctgcggga gaacaacccc ctgcaacaag aggctgaaaa cccgaactcg
    52381 ggcaagttgg agccgatcag cttcgaggaa tatgccgagg ccgtttcgaa atacacgctg
    52441 gaatacacct cggagctgtc cggtgttccg gctgacaagc tggagcgtct ggccaagcaa
    52501 tatgccgacc ccgaccgcaa ggtgatgagc ctgtggacca tgggcttcaa ccagcatacc
    52561 cgcgggtcct gggtgaactc gctgatgtac aacgtgcacc tgctggtggg caagatttcg
    52621 gaacccggca actcgccctt ctcgctgact ggtcagccgt cggcctgcgg taccgcgcgc
    52681 gaggttggca cctttgcgca ccgcctgccc gccgacatgg tggtcatgaa tgacaagcac
    52741 cgcgagattt gcgaaaccgc ctggaatgtg cctgcgggca ccattccggc caagcccggc
    52801 ttccacgccg tgctgcaaca ccgcaagctg aaggatggcg atctgaacgc ctattgggtt
    52861 cagtgcacca acaacatgca ggctgcgccg aacatcaacg aggaaggcta tccgggctat
    52921 cgcaacccgg aaaacttcat cactgtttct gacccctacc cgacggtcac tgcggtttcc
    52981 gccgacctga tcctgcccac cgccatgtgg gtcgagaagg aaggcgccta tggcaacgcc
    53041 gagcgccgca cccagttctg gcggcagcag gtcaaggccc cgggcgaggc caaatcggac
    53101 ctgtggcagg tgatggagtt ctcgaagcgc ttcaccgtcg aagaggtctg gggcgaagaa
    53161 ttgctggcca ccatgcccga gcaccgcggc aagaccatgt atgacgtcct gtttgccaat
    53221 ggcagcgtcg acaagttccc gctgtcggaa accgccgaag gctttgacaa tgacgaatcc
    53281 gagcatttcg gcttttacgt gcagaaaggt ctgttcgagg aatacgccaa cttcgggcgc
    53341 ggccatgcgc acgatctggc acccttcgaa acctatcacc aggcccgcgg tctgcgctgg
    53401 ccggtcgtgg acggcaagga aacgctctat cgtttccgcg agggttacga cccctacgtg
    53461 tccgagggtg ccggcgtgga attctatggc cacaaggatg gcaaggccaa gatcatcttc
    53521 gcgccctatg aacctgcggc agaagagccg gacgaagaat tcgatctgtg gctgtgcacc
    53581 ggtcgcgtgc tggaacactg gcattcaggg tcgatgacac gccgggtacc ggaactgcac
    53641 cgcgcctacc ccgccgccgt ggtctacatg catccgcagg acgccaagga tcgcggcttg
    53701 cgccggggcc aggagattgt tctgtcaacc cgtcgcggcg aggtcaccag ccgtgtcgaa
    53761 acccggggcc ggaacaaggt gccgcgcggt ctggtcttca tgccctggtt cgacgaaagc
    53821 cagctgacca acaagttgac gttggatgcg acctgcccgc tgtcgaaaga gaccgatttc
    53881 aagaagtgcg catgtaaagt cgagcgcgcg taacccgaaa ggatcgtagg ggtcgttccc
    53941 atgtctcttg tcgataaacc cctttcgccg cagcggcgcc ggttccttca ggactcggcg
    54001 cgggcggcgg gcggctgcgt ggtcgcagga tcgttgctgg cctatctggc ccgcgacgcc
    54061 cgcgccctgc cggccgatgc cttgcgcccg cccggcgcat tgccggagaa agagttcctg
    54121 tcagcctgca tccgttgcgg tctatgcgtg cgggactgcc cgtacgatac cctgaagctg
    54181 gccgagctcg gctcggatgc ggtggcgacg ggaacaccat tcttcaccgc ccgggatgtt
    54241 ccctgcgaaa tgtgcgacga cattccgtgt gtcgctgcat gtccgaccgg ggcacttgac
    54301 cccgggctgg agaatataga cgacgccgaa atggggactg ccgtactggt cgatcaggaa
    54361 aactgcctga atttcctcgg tctgcgttgc gacgtctgtt accgcgtctg ccccgtcatt
    54421 gacgaggcaa tcactttgga gacggcgcat aatacccggt cgggtcatca cgccttgttc
    54481 atccccaccg tccatgccga ccactgtacg ggttgcggca tgtgcgaaaa aagctgtgtt
    54541 ctgcccgagg ccgccatcaa ggttctgcct gcccggctgg cgcgcggcag ctcggcagag
    54601 cattaccgta aggggtggga ggaaaaggcc gccaaaggtg cgccggtcgt cgaggggatc
    54661 atcgatctgc ccgaccgttt gccggggccg ggaaccgaca atcttgccgc acccggcggg
    54721 tttgcgccgg aatatgatct gccgggggtg ggacaatgag tgcccgcaca catatacccg
    54781 taggtcggga ggccgttgaa ggcaaagggt ggatcggggc gcatcgtttt ttgctgatgc
    54841 gtcgtgcaag tcagctgttc tttctggttc tgtttctgct gggcccatgg ttcggcatct
    54901 ggatcgtaga gggcactttg gcggggtcac tgacgcttgg cgtgttgccg ttgaccgatc
    54961 cgttcatctt gttgcaaagc ttcgtcgcgg gccattggcc cgaggtgacc gcgctgatcg
    55021 gtgggctgat cgttctggtg gtctatgccc tgattggcgg gcgtgtctat tgttcctggg
    55081 tttgcccgat aaatccggta acggacgcgg ccaattgggt gcatcgcaaa ttggacctgc
    55141 cgaaaggctg gcaacctaag cgcggcaccc ggctgtggat tctggcaacc gtactgctgg
    55201 tctcgggcct gagtggcgtc atcgcgtggg agctggtcaa cccgatcacc atgctgcatc
    55261 gcgggctggt attcggcatg ggctttgtct gggccatgat cacggccatc ttcgtgtttg
    55321 acgtattcgt ctcacgccat ggctggtgcg gccatctgtg ccccgtgggc gcgttctacg
    55381 ggctgatcgg gtcgaaaagc ctgctgcggg tcagtgcagc caatcgcacg gcctgtgatg
    55441 actgtatgga ttgctatgcg gtctgtcctg aaaaccaggt gatctcaccc gcgctgaaag
    55501 gcaagccggg aagctcgccc ctgatcctgt cacctgactg cacaaactgc ggacgctgca
    55561 tcgatgtctg cgcagtcgac gtcttcaact ttactcaccg gttcgacgac catgtcgttc
    55621 aaccttccga tccagttgcc gcgcctgagc cgcgcgctgc cagacctatc taggggagtg
    55681 ccaagatgaa aagaacaatc gttacaggcg gaattgccct tctacccgta gtgttgctga
    55741 gcggatgggc ccttgcgcaa tccgcacagg tcgaatccct gcgcggggcc ggcgttgacg
    55801 agccggtgcc actggatcag atccaccgca acgtcgaagg gcggcagcag cgcaattatc
    55861 gccagcagcc accgttgatc ccccattcgg tcgaacaata ccagatcgac attcggacca
    55921 accaatgcct gtcctgtcat gactggacca aggccggcga gcgcaacgca ccgaccctgt
    55981 cgatgaccca ctacctggat cgcgatggca acgaactgga taagattgcc ggaacccggt
    56041 acttctgcaa tcagtgccac gtaccgcagg cggacgcacc gccgctggtc gacaacgtgt
    56101 tccagccctc cgccggcaac tgatccaacg caagactgaa aggagcaccg acatggcaga
    56161 ctcccctgaa aaacgcggct tgcttggtcg cctctggaac gcgatctgga caccggcagt
    56221 gatgttcagc tcgggctttc tgatcctcgc cggttttctg gccggtatcc tgttctgggg
    56281 tgggtttcac tggacgctgg aactgaccaa caccgaagag ttctgtgtgt cctgtcacac
    56341 gatggaaacg aacctgggcg agtatcgcga gacggtccac tacaacaacc actcgggcgt
    56401 gcgtgcgatc tgttccgatt gccacgttcc ggatgagtgg aaccacaaga tcaaagccaa
    56461 gatcatggcc gtgaaggacg tctatcatga actggcgggc acgatcagca cacccgagaa
    56521 gtacgaggaa catcgcctgg cgatggcctc ggccgtgtgg aagaagatga aagcgtctga
    56581 cagccgcgag tgccgcaact gtcacaactt tgactacatg gacttcacca ttcaggaaac
    56641 acgcgccgcg tcggaacacc aacgcgccat tgacagcggc atgacctgta tcgattgcca
    56701 ccagggcatc gcccacagcc tgccacccaa ctacctggaa acatacgaaa aggtgactgc
    56761 tgcgctggaa gaggaagatg cgcaggagca cgctgctgcc acgggtgacg acatccgcga
    56821 tttcctgaac aacagctcga attgatgtgg gggcagagat gttagagtta cttggaacca
    56881 tcggtggaaa cgtcctgagc ttgcccggca tactcggtct ggcgctgggc atgatgaccc
    56941 gcaagctgtg gctgggcgcg gcattgggcg gcgcagtcgg cgtacttgaa acgctggttt
    57001 ttgcaggctt ccagtttgcg catgtagagc cactggaact gatcatcgct attgtggtcg
    57061 gcatctgtgc aggaagcctg ggcactgcca ttcgcatcaa gggcgcgacg gcctgaaaca
    57121 cagccggttt caccgtttcg gtggaaccgg cttgttacgt cgggccgggc agtgtcgtca
    57181 ccaagtcaat tgctgtctgc ttgtgttttc acgcccgcta tcaccaattc cgcgtctctg
    57241 ggcaaggacc ggaaggctgc gggcaatgtg cgatcggtga aaagcacgtc cttttccgtc
    57301 atcccgggca ggcgcaatgc cgggctggtc tgggcctcgt tgaattttgt tgaatcaacc
    57361 gccatgaagg tctggtcagc gatatcggac atcgcgcggg ccatgtcagc ttcgcattga
    57421 tcatagacca tgaagccctt gctgggatgc accagtgatg ccgacaatat ggccgttcgg
    57481 gccgagaacc ctgcgatgac gtcataagcg gcccggtcga aagcggcgcc gtcgtggttg
    57541 cgcaactgtg ttcccgccat gaagaccctg ttgccctctt ccatcgataa cgtggcggcg
    57601 atgaaggccg aatttgtcac caccgtgagg tttttgcgcg cgcgaagtgc ctgagcaatg
    57661 aagcccgagg tcgaacccgt gtcgatggcg atggccgaac cgtccggtat ccgccccgca
    57721 acggcatcgg ctatcgcgac tttggcggcg cggttctttg tcatgcgggc cagaaacggt
    57781 ggatccagca cgttttgagt gctgaccaat gcaccatgca ccttggacag gctgcctttg
    57841 gcgaccatcg gcttcacgat tcgccttact gtctggtccg acacccggag aatgcgcgcc
    57901 agttccatga ccgaaattcg cccatgcagg tttaccgtgc tgagaatttc ttgctcgtat
    57961 ttcgacatat agcgccgcgt tatttgttga tttcatcagg ttacttgcaa gaatgacgct
    58021 gttcaagcga cttacttcaa cacttttcaa acatttatgt tgctttttgt tgttttgaga
    58081 tttttgatga cagcatatca cctgaagtga gtgaacgcat gacaacgcag tcggtcagac
    58141 atctcatcat tggcggcggc atcatcggat gctccatcgc gtatcacctc gcacggtccg
    58201 gtgagacgga tgttgttctt ctggaaaggg cgtccctgac cgagggggcc acctggcatg
    58261 cggcggggct tgtcgggcag ttgcggtcat cacgcaacac gacgcggatg ctgaaacggt
    58321 ccgtggcact gtatgatcgt ctggccgaag aaaccgggat ggcgttcgac tggaagaaag
    58381 tcggaagcct gcgcctggcg gcaaccaaag agcggcttct ggaagccaag cgcctggcga
    58441 caatggcccg cagctttgat ctggagatgg agataatctc ggcggcagaa gccaaaacgc
    58501 tgtttcccta tatcgacgcg aagggattgg aaggcgcggc ctttatcccc tcggacggtc
    58561 atgtcgatcc cgcaggcctg tgtcaggcaa tcgcgaccgg cgcccggatg cacggtgcca
    58621 ggatccgcca atccgtagag gtcaccgatt ttgaaatcca caacgatcgc atcaccaaag
    58681 tgatgacatc ggaaggggat tatgaagcgg acaccgtcgt tctggccgcc ggaatgtgga
    58741 gccgcgaact ggccgccaaa ctcggggtcg ttgtcccggc ctgcgccgtc gagcatcaat
    58801 acatcgtaac agaacccctg cccgaccccg atcttgtaaa acgcctgcca accctgcggg
    58861 atcccgagcg gctggtgtat tacaaaccgg atgcaggcgg gaggcttgtg atcggcgggt
    58921 atgaggacaa cacgctgccg ttcggcgaca ggggcattcc gggcgcgttt gtccggcagc
    58981 ttttgcccga caacctagag cggtttgccc cccttgccga actggcaggt caggtaacgc
    59041 cggtcgtcaa cacggttgga ctccggcagg tcatcaacgg ccccatccct tactccgcgg
    59101 atggcgattt tgtcatggga tgggcgcctg aactgcgaaa cctgatgctg gcgaccggat
    59161 ttctgtacgg catcgcggca ggtggtggcg caggagagat gatcgccgag tggattgtcg
    59221 atggccgccc gagccttgat ctgtggcctc tggacgtacg ccggttcagt ccgcatcacg
    59281 ccacgcgcgc cttcatgtat ccccgcgcgg tggagcatta cgcgcatcat tacaagatgc
    59341 gatatccggg gcaggaggcg gaaacggcca gaaacctgcg tctgtcgccc ctgcatgagc
    59401 ggctgaaaca acatggtgcc gtattcgggt ccaagaatgg ctgggaacgg ccgctctggt
    59461 ttgctccggc cggtgtagag tcggtggatc agttggattt cctgtctccg ggttggaaag
    59521 cctatgccga gcaggaacac aaggccgcgc gcgacggggt cgttctgatc gatcaaacca
    59581 gtttttcaaa gttcgaactg atcggccccg gcgcgctgga ggcccttcaa aacctcgccg
    59641 tttcaaacat ggacaagccg gatggcgcgg tgatctacac ccaattgtgc aatgatcgcg
    59701 gcggcgttga agccgatatc accgtcaccc gattggggcg ggaacacttt tatatcgtga
    59761 ccgggtccgg attcggcgtg catgacgcgg actggatccg acgccacctg ccccgcgacg
    59821 ggtgcgcgca gctgatcgaa atgacgtcgg cacgcgccgt catcaacatc tgcggcccca
    59881 aagcgcgaga tgtgatgcag gccgttgcgg aagaagacgt ctcgaacgtt gcgtttccct
    59941 ttgcaacggc ccgagagatc actctgggaa cggcaaaggt ccgcgcgatc cgcataggct
    60001 atgtcggaga gctgggatgg gagctgcata ttccgaccga gttcgccctg catgtctatg
    60061 acctgctttg gcaaaccggt cagagccatg gcatccgcga catcggctac cgcacgatcg
    60121 agtccttgcg gctggaaaaa ggctatcttt actggagcgc cgacatcact cccgactatt
    60181 cgccaatcga agcgggcctt ggcgcgcggg tacatctgaa atccaaacag gacttcatcg
    60241 ggcgaccgga gctggaggcg cagaaagcga agggtcccga ccggcggctc tgtacattca
    60301 tcaccgacgt gcggctgccg atcaccggag gggagaccat actgcattgc ggcaaaacag
    60361 tctcgctggc gtgcagcggt ggctatgggt ttaccgtcgg caagagcatc ctctacggtt
    60421 atctgcctgc gggactggct ggtgggtcag atttcgaagt ggaggtgttc ggcgaacgcc
    60481 acgccatccg ccgcgtggac gggccgcttt acgacccggc aaacagccgg ttgaaagcct
    60541 gagggagaga gcgatgcaga atgaaccaac aaatgagatt attcaggccc ttcgcaacgt
    60601 ggcggggttc gaaacccttg ccgaggcgga cattcacacc cagcggctgg gcgggttgac
    60661 caatctggtc tatcgcgtcg aaggcgggcc aaagacggtg atcgtgcgca tccccggtga
    60721 aggcaccgaa gcctatatcg accgcgcagt tgaaatccac aacgcacggg tggcggcgaa
    60781 aaccggggtc ggccccgaag ttctgtgggc agacgcggca tccggcgtga tgattagtga
    60841 ttgcgtaccc gacatcgtca cgatgacacc cgagatgttt gcgacgcgtc ccgggtctgc
    60901 cgcccgagcg ggtaaggcgc tgagggagct tcatgatgcc cccgagccgt tcaagtttcg
    60961 gttcgagctg ttttcgatga tcaacgacta catgaaggtg cttgcggaca aaaacgcgac
    61021 cctgccagag ggttacgcgg acgtcgtggc cgaggcggcc ccgatccgcg aggtgctgcg
    61081 ggacaaaccc ggagcattgg tcccgagcca ttgcgacccg ctgtgcgaga attttctgga
    61141 tgacggccag cgcatgtgga tcgtggatta cgagtattca ggcatgaacg atgccctttg
    61201 ggatctgggt gatctgtcgg tcgaagccgg gctgaacgac gaacaggaac tggaattgtt
    61261 gacggcctat ttcgacggcc cgccgagcga ggctcagatc gggcgcatgg tgatctacaa
    61321 agccatgtgc gacctgctgt ggacgctgtg gggattgatc cagcatgcgg atgaaaaccc
    61381 cgccgaagat ttctgggcct atgccaccaa ccggttcgag cggtgcaaag ccctgatgct
    61441 ggccccgtcc tttgcggccc atgtgaaagc cgtggccgag gaatagggtt catccacggc
    61501 cggatccgcc ctggataccg gatgtttcct gcctcgtctc agatctttga gccgctttcc
    61561 ctggtgccgg gatgcccggg aagaacgggc cgggcaaaat acgggatgcg cctggaactt
    61621 agatgtttcc attcgaagca cgtttggggc gtcggcttct tgctggtgct cgggttg
//
