# Supplementary material for: Decoding coral resistance to eutrophication through the association of hyper‑efficient denitrifiers as key microbial allies
Source: Nat Commun. 2026 May 19;17:3938. doi: 10.1038/s41467-026-72571-w (PMC13187470; doi:10.1038/s41467-026-72571-w)
Supplement: Supplementary file 21 — Source Data [file 41467_2026_72571_MOESM21_ESM.zip › Source Data/FigureS6/BF4_denitrification.gbk]

LOCUS       contig00007            61677 bp    DNA              UNK 01-JAN-1980
DEFINITION  Genus species strain strain.
ACCESSION   contig00007
VERSION     contig00007
KEYWORDS    .
SOURCE      .
  ORGANISM  .
            .
FEATURES             Location/Qualifiers
     CDS             complement(796..2544)
                     /locus_tag="BF4_03075"
                     /inference="ab initio prediction:Prodigal:002006"
                     /codon_start=1
                     /transl_table=11
                     /product="hypothetical protein"
                     /translation="MLDTSVETPITLRALDWVEDVLSNKVPSCKRIKQACKRFRKDLKR
                     AGTDQFPYVFDLEASEHMCAFMEALPHIEGAWAARGETISLLGWQAFLISQIGGWRHTV
                     TGLRRFRTAYIEVPRKNGKSTLLAGVGLYFLGPDGEPGAKVYSAAASTHQARIVFDAAR
                     VMSLTGRAEGMALDELLGLHVEEHKIKTADPAAVFQPVASQTKSKDGKNPHCAIVDELH
                     EHEKRDVWDSMASALGAREQPLLIAITTAGYNTAGICYEQRKYLQKILDGTYEDDSYFG
                     LIFEADEGDEPGDELTWAKANPSLYSAKSLQYMQDEWRKASASPAAMGEFLRKHLDIWT
                     SVGASAIDMAAWREAEEPEMRLEDYTGRKAYIGVDLATRNDPASVTAVVPDDKLFRVFS
                     WHFLPEKVVEAAGNEHLWGWTKEDYIFTTPGAELDLRIVEALVMQLAGVGDGSWGWADI
                     PALDVEMVIYDPMFAAQMAAAWEAAGIDAVELRPRASNLNEPFNKLIAAVDDHRVVNDG
                     NPVLTWMAGNTLLKQVQGGDFIYPAKLAPEDKIDGIAALINALWPLSQVVEEETKGEVT
                     QGFVNV"
     gene            complement(796..2544)
                     /locus_tag="BF4_03075"
     CDS             complement(2548..2997)
                     /locus_tag="BF4_03076"
                     /inference="ab initio prediction:Prodigal:002006"
                     /codon_start=1
                     /transl_table=11
                     /product="hypothetical protein"
                     /translation="MTATPSSMERLVTLLGGWPDHFEDTETKHGESLLEVLRRERVLDE
                     AVFGQVIRYATHRAAFDRLSAEIATEEFQASDSHYLSGKEQSRAFHENKLLILERELLA
                     TPYARAKNGMKTQTSFMDLLDAQPKEEDKPGKVMPFRPMAKKRGK"
     gene            complement(2548..2997)
                     /locus_tag="BF4_03076"
     CDS             complement(3037..3294)
                     /locus_tag="BF4_03077"
                     /inference="ab initio prediction:Prodigal:002006"
                     /codon_start=1
                     /transl_table=11
                     /product="hypothetical protein"
                     /translation="MGEGGRRLTQLAKEPLCCMCPPHSRQLATIADHVVPHRDDYSLFW
                     FGELQSLCKSCHDIKKQRIERRAGRGGSKVPNPQARDRRG"
     gene            complement(3037..3294)
                     /locus_tag="BF4_03077"
     CDS             complement(3630..4442)
                     /locus_tag="BF4_03078"
                     /inference="ab initio prediction:Prodigal:002006"
                     /codon_start=1
                     /transl_table=11
                     /product="hypothetical protein"
                     /translation="MKVGVEAVWDRVERRADAFEAEARRVAEVKAMGFVPADVGPAIPE
                     APARGPVQTFHQLESYPDGERGFAFKHGGFEGRKTMRCADSFDLMAVKAARHKKPSPFN
                     SAQVAMGRFYRDLVEKHANAGVKCSSLESLSQSSGGRGGDFMDAVLWDRQQIEVLRRRI
                     GDKSAMVVRRIRPSERGSRASIMDRRLVDSVCLQDMTISDVLRAHGWVRSGQSAQGKHI
                     KALTEALRLALNRMMGPKSKSIQVGLFGDELLPDHLFVDERGRVCAFG"
     gene            complement(3630..4442)
                     /locus_tag="BF4_03078"
     CDS             complement(4439..5020)
                     /locus_tag="BF4_03079"
                     /inference="ab initio prediction:Prodigal:002006"
                     /codon_start=1
                     /transl_table=11
                     /product="hypothetical protein"
                     /translation="MEGQELRDGKARVRRCLIDPLIGKGLVRRRGQKLEDHERFLSSLE
                     ARLSYMVEEKLWALAEVVEVYASGPQKNTWPAEASIMNWARLLQIPPASQSRLVRTYLQ
                     SEAGKAAKLGGYLVELFWYLKAFGAPPNTYSMEKIRSEAEANKGRRARIQREADADCAS
                     PSDLRWVQQYMDVRRVCLDIIKAKAEGAEA"
     gene            complement(4439..5020)
                     /locus_tag="BF4_03079"
     CDS             complement(5189..5851)
                     /locus_tag="BF4_03080"
                     /inference="ab initio prediction:Prodigal:002006"
                     /codon_start=1
                     /transl_table=11
                     /product="hypothetical protein"
                     /translation="MNALTPSLQAVAPVDLDRLDDYPIDPDARLDSHGFVQWEFRRWLS
                     SDMRWNGSHECKSMWFELVNLAHGETPVGTLPNDMKRLARMIQPVVDRDHFESLCKLAY
                     GPLHGWRLCRCGDEVRLMHPVVTRIVKTAFASRANHAARVEAASQARKLQRLTEDIAQI
                     APKTAEDPRKVRWISAFIDDRVSQRGGQRRTAEDLHVAVQACIAEIKTGKFPEKPES"
     gene            complement(5189..5851)
                     /locus_tag="BF4_03080"
     CDS             complement(5848..6210)
                     /locus_tag="BF4_03081"
                     /inference="ab initio prediction:Prodigal:002006"
                     /codon_start=1
                     /transl_table=11
                     /product="hypothetical protein"
                     /translation="MNFGAEIAVCDLVEGAHYWAKFPDREWGVWHFREGLMLSDMGGGF
                     RPDQFDHIVARVFTPEEVDAQDRALTRLRSTLSAISVEVAYSAETLEEAREAIASVARL
                     ANAALDGAGAAFGGAT"
     gene            complement(5848..6210)
                     /locus_tag="BF4_03081"
     CDS             complement(6207..6593)
                     /locus_tag="BF4_03082"
                     /inference="ab initio prediction:Prodigal:002006"
                     /codon_start=1
                     /transl_table=11
                     /product="hypothetical protein"
                     /translation="MTVLIPHSSNAVARHSEPEDFRSFAHKELAVHSPWQQGICFLPEC
                     GRVFEPSRSWQIYCCSECERKGRAELRKWGHRMALPALIWRMGKYERQDEGVIDLTRAA
                     RRHFTQVQSAFLADRRARASGVIR"
     gene            complement(6207..6593)
                     /locus_tag="BF4_03082"
     CDS             complement(6590..7390)
                     /gene="dpnA"
                     /locus_tag="BF4_03083"
                     /EC_number="2.1.1.72"
                     /inference="ab initio prediction:Prodigal:002006"
                     /inference="similar to AA sequence:UniProtKB:P09358"
                     /codon_start=1
                     /transl_table=11
                     /product="Modification methylase DpnIIB"
                     /translation="MGIQREVTIGNCRLILGDMREVVPLLSERAKMCMSDPPYRLTAGG
                     GKSTLGGILGADAYDNSGELFDMVEWGDMAPLIHGALADDANAVIMTSDREESKARFAF
                     ENTGFGFHRLLVWDKITATPNKFYMPNCEFALFLYKGRARRINDCGSKAKITCPQKDVS
                     HLYLADDVPADERRAHATEKPVALMSYWIGNSTDPGDLVIDPFMGAGSTIVAAALTGRA
                     AIGIEKDPKWFHVACARVAEAVERGPIGSLASAPVRPQQGALAL"
     gene            complement(6590..7390)
                     /locus_tag="BF4_03083"
                     /gene="dpnA"
     CDS             complement(7390..7659)
                     /locus_tag="BF4_03084"
                     /inference="ab initio prediction:Prodigal:002006"
                     /codon_start=1
                     /transl_table=11
                     /product="hypothetical protein"
                     /translation="MSFHDQNENQIEEQFVSARACRNLWVGVLLEMYRLAFHPRSADRA
                     FEIQQAQNWFGTKDFAIVCEYAGLDPHCVWEGVQPYLACVRGVA"
     gene            complement(7390..7659)
                     /locus_tag="BF4_03084"
     CDS             complement(7656..8297)
                     /locus_tag="BF4_03085"
                     /inference="ab initio prediction:Prodigal:002006"
                     /codon_start=1
                     /transl_table=11
                     /product="hypothetical protein"
                     /translation="MAEVSGVVAQPARRRKRTVTSLNLARGFGRASFFRGWHMSDIASP
                     DMNLPAGLCWSHTAFDDLAKAGLFSYGLSFSEIVAECRGRLCYLATPYSKLAVDDRGDW
                     DLSASVECSVRAARCARALAAAGVTAVSPIVQAVEMVHADIIRQELDPLDDDFWTNWCA
                     PLLRMSHVVIVPDLPGWAESNGVWAEVRAALNSSRRVFLMNVSETFEGAK"
     gene            complement(7656..8297)
                     /locus_tag="BF4_03085"
     CDS             complement(8331..8570)
                     /locus_tag="BF4_03086"
                     /inference="ab initio prediction:Prodigal:002006"
                     /codon_start=1
                     /transl_table=11
                     /product="hypothetical protein"
                     /translation="MDELDCTAYGLSNFIDDGAHWKRLISEAMKTTKGSRIAYDTCSTI
                     GRALVQYGAEQRGIAVTPPDPFALDDESEGEAGE"
     gene            complement(8331..8570)
                     /locus_tag="BF4_03086"
     CDS             complement(8682..9308)
                     /locus_tag="BF4_03087"
                     /inference="ab initio prediction:Prodigal:002006"
                     /codon_start=1
                     /transl_table=11
                     /product="hypothetical protein"
                     /translation="MQAVVLTFDNLNNQGDDFAQMFALRKRLFVDQMQWDIPHTEQIEM
                     DQYDNIHAVYVCVKVDGRIVGGTRLLRTDARVGGYTYMVKDAHVGVLPPFPPDIAESEP
                     PASADVFEATRFFVDPGLDGRERNEVLAEVARAAHDAVRDRGGRSIIAIMSPGFLIWFK
                     RLGLVAKRAGATFRVAGDAMCVLTIGVSQQPLTDLDERPKSAVLV"
     gene            complement(8682..9308)
                     /locus_tag="BF4_03087"
     CDS             complement(9364..9876)
                     /locus_tag="BF4_03088"
                     /inference="ab initio prediction:Prodigal:002006"
                     /codon_start=1
                     /transl_table=11
                     /product="hypothetical protein"
                     /translation="MSDYPDEWLVRYFEVGLFRHDPIFQAGKICVANKCAAMIVDKSAN
                     PEFFAEAGAFGIGTDKVIVNSIGGNKLLLGSMAAASEIETFIDIVKLDHMDYLIEKVDG
                     LTDRQKEILDLFDWGMTTKQATSDLGITTSAIDQHKRRIVDALGVSNFSAASSAYAVYK
                     WSGLMRN"
     gene            complement(9364..9876)
                     /locus_tag="BF4_03088"
     CDS             10080..10244
                     /locus_tag="BF4_03089"
                     /inference="ab initio prediction:Prodigal:002006"
                     /codon_start=1
                     /transl_table=11
                     /product="hypothetical protein"
                     /translation="MSTSKPYLDKQKNKLIQLIAHGDSALIEFISTQLQDYRSGDGESV
                     PAASKPHEG"
     gene            10080..10244
                     /locus_tag="BF4_03089"
     CDS             complement(10165..10500)
                     /locus_tag="BF4_03090"
                     /inference="ab initio prediction:Prodigal:002006"
                     /codon_start=1
                     /transl_table=11
                     /product="hypothetical protein"
                     /translation="MDWNRVRQNVGLRLQKAGLNPTSGSEAIGLSKHTLNKFLDGRSEK
                     LSPDSVEKIMTFFGLEFEAELEFENPFDEGRKALLAEAYRASPHEVYWLLEQIRRRRID
                     NPEAESK"
     gene            complement(10165..10500)
                     /locus_tag="BF4_03090"
     CDS             10669..10887
                     /locus_tag="BF4_03091"
                     /inference="ab initio prediction:Prodigal:002006"
                     /codon_start=1
                     /transl_table=11
                     /product="hypothetical protein"
                     /translation="MTPSRAIKTKSFQPQGTQRKVEQELAPLKDQSETSRRAGRTLKER
                     IQDHANLIGQTRPAPLILIDALPGKGA"
     gene            10669..10887
                     /locus_tag="BF4_03091"
     CDS             10887..11102
                     /locus_tag="BF4_03092"
                     /inference="ab initio prediction:Prodigal:002006"
                     /codon_start=1
                     /transl_table=11
                     /product="hypothetical protein"
                     /translation="MSALPKFARFWMVCRKPTGPHSKTEPRARYSTFDDAMADAAKLSR
                     ENDAQFLVLETVAVARPGDAQQESLF"
     gene            10887..11102
                     /locus_tag="BF4_03092"
     CDS             11099..11599
                     /locus_tag="BF4_03093"
                     /inference="ab initio prediction:Prodigal:002006"
                     /codon_start=1
                     /transl_table=11
                     /product="hypothetical protein"
                     /translation="MNLPINFDRMTPSTGSLYAGLLVRGALLAASGHFSRIRRWATSAT
                     GLRSFATHGKKGPPAQPNPVATFKLYALLRRPDGQMKTVEVSIPKTTPTPRVEAAAHWE
                     VYAHPEAKAFADDMKFTIEQVSIRPRHNHHLRTEADKLVCHHNKRLQLEHLRRAEANAR
                     WAK"
     gene            11099..11599
                     /locus_tag="BF4_03093"
     CDS             11596..13185
                     /locus_tag="BF4_03094"
                     /inference="ab initio prediction:Prodigal:002006"
                     /codon_start=1
                     /transl_table=11
                     /product="hypothetical protein"
                     /translation="MNELPMIIDSFAGGGGASTGIEMALGRSPDVAINHDPRALSMHEA
                     NHPETIHLDSNIWDVDPLNVTQGRHVGLLWASPDCKHFSKAKGGAPRDRNIRDLAWVVV
                     KWAEEAKPDVILLENVEEFRTWGPICDAGKPISGLEGTTYELWVKRLRKAGYKVQWREL
                     RACDYGAPTIRKRFFMVARRDGRPIVWPKPTHGDPNSRAVQTGKLLPWRTAAEIIDWSI
                     PCPSIFLTPEQAKEWGKANGQHPPKRPLAKNTLKRIARGIQRYVIDAKEPFFVTYGQHG
                     GASRSAVDPLHTVTASIKDQNALVVPTLIQTGYGERKGQAPRVPGLDKPIGTMVAGGAK
                     HALVAAFLAQHNAGPNNVNLSGRPATAPLSTLTTTGAQQQIVAAHLMNMHGTQRSAREL
                     NDPHPTICAGGGHGALVAAFLHKYYGTGEGQVANEPLHTLTTKDRFGLVTVEINGATYA
                     ITDICMRMLTAREQFRAQGFPDTYEIDRGADGSRMTKKEQTRMCGNSVPPDIADALARA
                     NCAHLIEQAGAA"
     gene            11596..13185
                     /locus_tag="BF4_03094"
     CDS             13182..13463
                     /locus_tag="BF4_03095"
                     /inference="ab initio prediction:Prodigal:002006"
                     /codon_start=1
                     /transl_table=11
                     /product="hypothetical protein"
                     /translation="MTYHPRRTPFAEMSLPAQAGILCHCPQFQRFAATRCGAPSETFNA
                     SAAAEYLRQACQIESRRDLSSDSAAQQRFQIMRTEFDAWTGRIARPRN"
     gene            13182..13463
                     /locus_tag="BF4_03095"
     CDS             13475..13987
                     /locus_tag="BF4_03096"
                     /inference="ab initio prediction:Prodigal:002006"
                     /codon_start=1
                     /transl_table=11
                     /product="hypothetical protein"
                     /translation="MQALRISNAARGPLEQNRIDASPSTALLALLAAIAAFLLLVLFAP
                     AANAERLVIEPGSAWSDGGYVRQYVRKRNKVDAVEIRGSCISSCTVFLSHENVCVSRKA
                     RFGFHALSYRGAIASAAVQQDYAFNLLGSPDLGQWFLAGPAHERKRVIFLNGSAVIDAF
                     GFRECEA"
     gene            13475..13987
                     /locus_tag="BF4_03096"
     CDS             14041..14460
                     /locus_tag="BF4_03097"
                     /inference="ab initio prediction:Prodigal:002006"
                     /codon_start=1
                     /transl_table=11
                     /product="hypothetical protein"
                     /translation="MTKRKNTDEAQTIAERDPYAIHGLEQMLTLFDGGDFIKEFKSDHR
                     ALLQKMQEHIEEYGQKAAKGSFTLTVSYELNGAGDLGMSASAAFKEPTKPASKAGAYVD
                     QNGQMTLYSPMMKRMHSGVRDVTPHDPETGEVRDV"
     gene            14041..14460
                     /locus_tag="BF4_03097"
     CDS             14500..15510
                     /locus_tag="BF4_03098"
                     /inference="ab initio prediction:Prodigal:002006"
                     /codon_start=1
                     /transl_table=11
                     /product="hypothetical protein"
                     /translation="MAGEKQNTVISVTENPAETMREVMETIGLAEQIAHPDSVGGTTFT
                     DPHLVSLPEKRRVEDLTAYHRQAAEYLKPARRKGTARFDDLASIIAWANRFKGDTSALF
                     AKPDMKAPTLTCIADYHASGPVDVENEEGDPSARHCHHKAVYSFPLSEEWKAWMGISGQ
                     PLDKDEMGEFIEAQAKDVFDPTPAILKGNISDKIQPWETRLIETAQKIEGRYGQLTQLL
                     AMSKQFQVHETSNLTVKTNRDTGEQEVQFLNEHKAPDGKPLNIPNLIIIAIPVFMGGAP
                     FRMPVRFRYRKIGGQVKFILSVYNPEKAFELAFTEAVEQATEETGLPTFMGSPEI"
     gene            14500..15510
                     /locus_tag="BF4_03098"
     CDS             15568..15762
                     /locus_tag="BF4_03099"
                     /inference="ab initio prediction:Prodigal:002006"
                     /codon_start=1
                     /transl_table=11
                     /product="hypothetical protein"
                     /translation="MTHKLIPPAVKVCDALTPLTSGKLPQEILVLNPETVAVIAEIDGV
                     DYVLTMNRVPRQRPRPATQ"
     gene            15568..15762
                     /locus_tag="BF4_03099"
     CDS             15773..16825
                     /locus_tag="BF4_03100"
                     /inference="ab initio prediction:Prodigal:002006"
                     /codon_start=1
                     /transl_table=11
                     /product="hypothetical protein"
                     /translation="MSNLTKIEWTERTWNPIVGCSLASPGCTNCYAMRAAYRMSKNPKT
                     PQYWGSAKLANGKPVFTGRLTLAENVLLDPLKRRTPTTYFVNSMGDLFHKDMPEEWIDW
                     VFAVMVACPQHTFQVLTKRADRMREYLSWPHRWRAVYNAGIALDLWAARQKPAWPLKNV
                     WFGVSVEDQKRAEERIPDLLAAPAAIRFISAEPLLGPIDLSNVCNGQYFANWLAGTKWH
                     DSPGLSKLERGGPCIDQVICGGESGPNARPMHPDWARSLRDQCKAAGTAFFFKQWGVWS
                     VEIDRDKEDPDWRANYSKADRPGWAILNLEGGTGFHGERVCLMRRTTKEKAGRLLDGQE
                     WNQTPKRAAA"
     gene            15773..16825
                     /locus_tag="BF4_03100"
     CDS             16822..17040
                     /locus_tag="BF4_03101"
                     /inference="ab initio prediction:Prodigal:002006"
                     /codon_start=1
                     /transl_table=11
                     /product="hypothetical protein"
                     /translation="MNWYAQQRQNWIGEMLRIYGFINRRHITAKFGCSAVQAGHDLTAF
                     QASNTGWVQYDNRRKSYVNTTEKGQGT"
     gene            16822..17040
                     /locus_tag="BF4_03101"
     CDS             17037..17141
                     /locus_tag="BF4_03102"
                     /inference="ab initio prediction:Prodigal:002006"
                     /codon_start=1
                     /transl_table=11
                     /product="hypothetical protein"
                     /translation="MIPIPAILYDFLPPFWKAFYHPIRAVRYSGSRTN"
     gene            17037..17141
                     /locus_tag="BF4_03102"
     CDS             17156..17497
                     /locus_tag="BF4_03103"
                     /inference="ab initio prediction:Prodigal:002006"
                     /codon_start=1
                     /transl_table=11
                     /product="hypothetical protein"
                     /translation="MPRNISFAMTTSQVQDRSKDVTRRFGWWFLKPGDRLNGVKKAMGL
                     RKGERIERLCLIEVVSVRREPLNAITQADVIREGFPDWTPEQFVEFLASHKRCEPTEPV
                     NRIEFKYLD"
     gene            17156..17497
                     /locus_tag="BF4_03103"
     CDS             17508..18023
                     /locus_tag="BF4_03104"
                     /inference="ab initio prediction:Prodigal:002006"
                     /codon_start=1
                     /transl_table=11
                     /product="hypothetical protein"
                     /translation="MPIVTQEWTHKLTCMQQTVLLTAVRGPDGVAKYHPCKFLIRWFRR
                     CVLLGALDHNVFENPYDPRGGSFTGPSYEWPPGLDHDWTAQMNAVVERYLQSLDELPHH
                     FQLHLMHAAEIIGYKHPNLKIRDWWNWLYLELVKDMHLSPETEAELDFRLGDSEAQWRA
                     TSSEATQA"
     gene            17508..18023
                     /locus_tag="BF4_03104"
     CDS             18242..19327
                     /locus_tag="BF4_03105"
                     /inference="ab initio prediction:Prodigal:002006"
                     /codon_start=1
                     /transl_table=11
                     /product="hypothetical protein"
                     /translation="MPLEAYKRGKVWWVKGRVEYNGLAITDYYRCSTGASTEAGAKDWI
                     RAEEDRQIRCHVLGEESALTFADAVMLYPAKPAEAKFLIPIVEQIGAEFVHKVTPEQVR
                     DLGPILYPKASTDTWKRQIITPVSAVINNAHDRGKCHPIRIRSYTSQQRLDQDKKRGKQ
                     SRPERKAGSWEWIRAVQPHANPYVAAGLEFMFETGVRVSQLVAIEPKHCDLQNGRVKII
                     ASKGHPEQWVSISTALVVTMANLKPREPHNRRHHYKLPKRMFGYADRSGFTAALRTACK
                     VAGVEYLSPHQAGRHGFYTELRVRQGVDPVTAAKAGRWSNPALPDKIYAHVEGDDREMR
                     DRIRTGAVQPLNAKRVKGLKK"
     gene            18242..19327
                     /locus_tag="BF4_03105"
     CDS             complement(20054..20629)
                     /locus_tag="BF4_03106"
                     /inference="ab initio prediction:Prodigal:002006"
                     /codon_start=1
                     /transl_table=11
                     /product="hypothetical protein"
                     /translation="MRGVFVCALSALFSIFASVSSAATLSPTEGLAVDFSSGTTFDIYD
                     VYWSASPFAANQLRVTVYSGPGLTGSVVGSRVLPFAASGGGMYIDTPSAGPNGSIIATA
                     EFGTIENFSFSNLAVLLDATGRRLGNATYQSAPYVASPSPVPLPAGLLLIVSALGALGA
                     LRTLNKRRLHGVESEVKLSACQSRAAAY"
     gene            complement(20054..20629)
                     /locus_tag="BF4_03106"
     CDS             complement(20926..21618)
                     /gene="fixK_1"
                     /locus_tag="BF4_03107"
                     /inference="ab initio prediction:Prodigal:002006"
                     /inference="similar to AA sequence:UniProtKB:P26488"
                     /codon_start=1
                     /transl_table=11
                     /product="Nitrogen fixation regulation protein FixK"
                     /db_xref="COG:COG0664"
                     /translation="MAHEAQKAIARQSLLLKSLPDQHVDTLLSHAIWRSYDRGETIFLQ
                     EEKAKAVHVVLAGWVKLFRMSPTGAEAVVSVFTRGESFGEAVALRNVPYPVSAEAVSAC
                     EIMHIPSPLLLSLMKEDPEIGVSILASTFTHLHALVAQLEQLKAQTGAQRVAEFLLSLC
                     DTDAQACDVELPYDKMLIAGRLGMKPESLSRAFSRLKTVGVKINRNHAEIADVDRLRDY
                     AESDPSEK"
     gene            complement(20926..21618)
                     /locus_tag="BF4_03107"
                     /gene="fixK_1"
     CDS             21797..23020
                     /gene="hemA_2"
                     /locus_tag="BF4_03108"
                     /EC_number="2.3.1.37"
                     /inference="ab initio prediction:Prodigal:002006"
                     /inference="similar to AA sequence:UniProtKB:P18079"
                     /codon_start=1
                     /transl_table=11
                     /product="5-aminolevulinate synthase"
                     /db_xref="COG:COG0156"
                     /translation="MNYERFFSQSLDSLREEGNYRVFIDLQRRCGSFPNARQTDGQVQR
                     DVRIWCSNDYLGMGQHPAVISAMHDALDRCGAGAGGTRNISGTTHDHVLLESELADLHG
                     KEAALLFTSGYVSNWAALGTLASKIPGLIVFSDALNHASMIEGIRHSRAQKVIWKHNDL
                     EDLEAKLAAADPDAPKMIAFESVYSMDGDIAPIKEICDLADKYDAMTYLDEVHAVGLYG
                     PRGGGIAEREGLMDRLTVIEGTLGKAFGVVGGYIAASAALCDFVRSFASGFIFTTALPP
                     SIAAGAAASIRHLKQSSAERNLQKARVAQVRARLDAEGIPHLPNPSHIIPVMVGDPVKC
                     KFISDTLLEEFGIYIQPINYPTVPKGTERLRITPSPVHTDADIGHLVNALSALWQRCQI
                     ARMPMAAQ"
     gene            21797..23020
                     /locus_tag="BF4_03108"
                     /gene="hemA_2"
     CDS             complement(23077..23325)
                     /locus_tag="BF4_03109"
                     /inference="ab initio prediction:Prodigal:002006"
                     /codon_start=1
                     /transl_table=11
                     /product="hypothetical protein"
                     /translation="MIANTLTRAWLALLVLSLGSAVLTTMPLPSEVLGGGILILALAKS
                     RIILAHYLDLATSPSWLRGFTMVLTGFAVLIFGLYLI"
     gene            complement(23077..23325)
                     /locus_tag="BF4_03109"
     CDS             complement(23331..23879)
                     /gene="ctaE_1"
                     /locus_tag="BF4_03110"
                     /EC_number="1.9.3.1"
                     /inference="ab initio prediction:Prodigal:002006"
                     /inference="similar to AA sequence:UniProtKB:Q9AEL8"
                     /codon_start=1
                     /transl_table=11
                     /product="Cytochrome c oxidase subunit 3"
                     /db_xref="COG:COG1845"
                     /translation="MSDTSLIDELPGELLMWVLIISELLVFGAGMIAFMGVRLTDPVGF
                     AEAQSHLHRTGAAFNTAVLVTSGYLAAQALHWRQASRRGAARFALFGAALLGVVFLIIK
                     GTEYADKAAQGIGYETHPFFLFYYLLTGFHAAHVLAGVGILLLVAWRDDPRNIEAGAQF
                     WHMVDLVWIMLFPVIYLLG"
     gene            complement(23331..23879)
                     /locus_tag="BF4_03110"
                     /gene="ctaE_1"
     CDS             complement(23876..25798)
                     /locus_tag="BF4_03111"
                     /inference="ab initio prediction:Prodigal:002006"
                     /codon_start=1
                     /transl_table=11
                     /product="hypothetical protein"
                     /translation="MVRIEFEPWEPEETIGKLWHTLASRLDAPEVHVGAAVDLSEVAGR
                     LAVLFRGLGGSPGVELRPVSPEVSRHRLSWRRKLATEAELMPRASFDGEVLRLPDRLAV
                     FPAREANGALYVWLASAAAHAGTRIDENDPLRADVHALIAAQSMVETTLDDAPGLRPLY
                     TELCKGVLHHRDIPGLPPVEATVEELVRHMLGDPAPLSDRAEQMLTLDDDLFAPRGYQP
                     MRPVPLWPELRAVGFSEHNEVENPETEGPPEESSEKTHRARRRKSDQANRSDSFILHKF
                     EAILSWAEFLNINRRIDDDDPDNAKKAADDQEEIGLGQISKAPPTKLKLHLDLAPEDVN
                     RERLSGRILYPEWDVRTGQYLPDHVNVLLSDAEIREDAAEFGKDPATARRIRAVKRQFE
                     ALRPGRVMTRGHLDGDQLDIEAAVRAETDRMASGEGNERIWMQSRPVARDLAVSIVLDV
                     SRSTESAVTGRAVIDVEREALAALAWGLNACGDDFAIHAFSSLKRQRVYVQRCKRFDEP
                     MGSTVEQRIASLRPGHYTRLGAAIRHCSADLAKQSRKRRLLLVITDGKPNDLDHYEGRH
                     GIEDTRQAVLEARRAGQSVFGVTIDKTGKSWFPRMFGQGGFAVIPDPHRLTMALPQIYR
                     QLVGA"
     gene            complement(23876..25798)
                     /locus_tag="BF4_03111"
     CDS             complement(25808..26617)
                     /gene="nirQ"
                     /locus_tag="BF4_03112"
                     /inference="ab initio prediction:Prodigal:002006"
                     /inference="similar to AA sequence:UniProtKB:Q02441"
                     /codon_start=1
                     /transl_table=11
                     /product="Denitrification regulatory protein NirQ"
                     /db_xref="COG:COG0714"
                     /translation="MDGSRNMGTGAADAPFYLPQRDECDVFTAAYNNDLPVLLKGPTGC
                     GKTRFVAHMAARLGRPLYTVACHDDLAAADLIGRYLLKGGETVWVDGPLTRAVREGAIC
                     YLDEVVEARKDVTVVLHPLTDDRRILPIDRTGEELEAAPGFMLVASYNPGYQNILKTLK
                     PSTRQRFISLEFDFPSPEMEAEVVAQESGLAPERCKPLIRLANKLRGLKGQDLEEGVST
                     RLVVYAATLIAQGMSTDRAILAAMIEPLTDDEDIKRGLLDLVTAVFG"
     gene            complement(25808..26617)
                     /locus_tag="BF4_03112"
                     /gene="nirQ"
     CDS             complement(26620..28020)
                     /gene="norB"
                     /locus_tag="BF4_03113"
                     /EC_number="1.7.2.5"
                     /inference="ab initio prediction:Prodigal:002006"
                     /inference="similar to AA sequence:UniProtKB:P98008"
                     /codon_start=1
                     /transl_table=11
                     /product="Nitric oxide reductase subunit B"
                     /translation="MKYESQKIAYAYFAVAMALFAIQVIGGLLAGLIYVFPNFLSELLP
                     FNIVRMLHTNSLIVWLILGFFGAAYFLIPEESEREIHSPKLAYLQLIILVVGTLGVVVT
                     YVFNLFEGNWLLGKEGREFLEQPKWVKAGIVVAALIFLYNVSMTVLKGKKTAITNILLL
                     GLWGLALLFLFAFYNPGNLALDKQYWWYVVHLWVEGVWELIMASILAYLMLKLTGVDRE
                     IVEKWLYVIVAAALFSGILGTGHHYYWIGTPAYWQWIGSIFSSLEVIPFFAMMAFAFVM
                     VWKGRRDHPNKAALLWSLGCATLAFFGAGVWGFLHTLHGVNYYTHGTQITAAHGHLAFY
                     GAYVCLNLAIFSYAMPILKNRDPYNQVLNMGSFWLMTSGMVFMTFVLTFGGTVQTHMQR
                     VVGDYFMDVQDQIAIFYWMRLGSGVVVVLGALLFIYSIWVPRKEMVEPGPIERDRLEND
                     PDHVAAES"
     gene            complement(26620..28020)
                     /locus_tag="BF4_03113"
                     /gene="norB"
     CDS             complement(28037..28486)
                     /gene="norC"
                     /locus_tag="BF4_03114"
                     /inference="ab initio prediction:Prodigal:002006"
                     /inference="similar to AA sequence:UniProtKB:Q52527"
                     /codon_start=1
                     /transl_table=11
                     /product="Nitric oxide reductase subunit C"
                     /db_xref="COG:COG2010"
                     /translation="MREVMTKSMARNIFYGGSLFFILIFLALSAHSHWYIVNSENSAKL
                     DESVVRGKHVWEKHACINCHTILGEGAYFAPEVANVMTRWGVLDDPESAFESLKGWMEA
                     QPTGIPGRRQMPQFNLSDEELRDLTNFLIWTDNIDAQGWPPNEAG"
     gene            complement(28037..28486)
                     /locus_tag="BF4_03114"
                     /gene="norC"
     CDS             complement(28586..29767)
                     /locus_tag="BF4_03115"
                     /inference="ab initio prediction:Prodigal:002006"
                     /codon_start=1
                     /transl_table=11
                     /product="hypothetical protein"
                     /translation="MPAIVARVLGEAFRVFFLSAGLYGLFVGLVWGLWLAVPYMAPDYG
                     MTPPMWHAHEMIFGYATAALGGFFLTAVPNWTGAPEARARFIALAAGLWLAGRMAMWFS
                     GMLPPVLVAMVDLAFVPVLAAKILTQLIRRPKPQNMIFLLLLSLIWVADLMTHLEWMEV
                     TADTLQTGLRAGLLSLCAMIAILGGRITPAFTRNAMKREGVPEADWPVSVAVLDKAGMI
                     LALILPLSVLVFGAGPVAGVVALALGAVQVLRMARWRARWAVRQPILLALHLGLGMLAL
                     GLILWGLSVLGLGNEVAALHVLGIGCVGGMTLAVMSRAALGHSGRALIAPVPMVVAYGL
                     MAVAALSRWIGADLNAGYMVAMLLSDGLWVCAFALYLIAMWPALTGPRAARAG"
     gene            complement(28586..29767)
                     /locus_tag="BF4_03115"
     CDS             30001..31677
                     /gene="nirS_1"
                     /locus_tag="BF4_03116"
                     /EC_number="1.7.2.1"
                     /inference="ab initio prediction:Prodigal:002006"
                     /inference="similar to AA sequence:UniProtKB:P24040"
                     /codon_start=1
                     /transl_table=11
                     /product="Nitrite reductase"
                     /translation="MSLGISYNKTGRAFGAGLAMLLGSVAAPAFAEEPTLSEEAFESSK
                     QLYFEQCAGCHGVLRKGATGKSLEPHWKKTAADGTVTEGGTLALGQERLEKIIAWGTEG
                     GMNNFSDIMTEQEIKDMATYIQMEAPKPPEMSLEQMKETRKVYVEEADYPTEPLHGRNW
                     ENFFVVIERDVGKVAVIDGDTKEVLTHIPTGYAVHVLKASEHHSITEPEHPGRFWYTMG
                     RDGKMTKIDLWQKPENMLVSEVKIAYDARDVAVSGDGKYVIGGGYWPPHFAIVDAQTME
                     PVKVVSTRGVNVDGDYVEEARVAAIYTTPNEPTWIVAIKELGQLWQVDYTDLDNLRIDK
                     IDSAKFLHDGFFDPTGRYFQIAANASNKMVVVDTQTHKLEAMIDTAALPHPGPGANWVD
                     PNCGPVAGTTHLGVGTVTVWGNDPENRPDDAWKVCYEVETDGPGLFVRTHPNSDYIWAD
                     QTKHPEPEIQQSVQVISKETGEIVKTIQITEDEGSAAVHFEFNADGTEVWVSKWNLSDS
                     KEPNGQIVIFDAKTLEEIGRIEGLYAPTGKFNVYNRSNHVT"
     gene            30001..31677
                     /locus_tag="BF4_03116"
                     /gene="nirS_1"
     CDS             31802..33589
                     /locus_tag="BF4_03117"
                     /inference="ab initio prediction:Prodigal:002006"
                     /codon_start=1
                     /transl_table=11
                     /product="hypothetical protein"
                     /translation="MTSEPDKKPPIWRRYFLWGMPVAGIAAAFVGGIIFWGGFNTAMEA
                     TNTKDFCISCHEMRDFVYEEYTGTIHDVNRSGVGAVCSDCHVPKDWTHKIIRKIKASKE
                     LYGKMVGTINTREKFEAKRVHLAMNEWERMKATDSRECRNCHDFESMMPEFQKPRARQQ
                     HLNAMEIGQTCIDCHKGIAHSDARDRADEEYLEKLETPNPDFIRPIPPEYLVSLERIEA
                     KEAAEAEAEKAAKAAQQEAVQAQIAAAVDAAVAEERAAANGEEAAAPSDGGGGDVPGNV
                     DWNAVASADLKLFYPGQASFEWVQNGKFHGGARPLTKGGDQCSTCHAKELDTIGNKIVA
                     GGDLEPTPIPGKRGVIDATVQAAHDDENLYIRLQWPDAGHNPAPFVDGGKMDPDNQIKV
                     AMMITGTGIEMGDQVGCWASCHADNSYMPFDPGAEAIAANGDVSGRLTAQDTVTKYISE
                     SRTEVDTKGRRGKPMGGWDKLHTAEQIEQYLADGTYLDLMRVYADGSATNGYLLEQRVV
                     NDGEIAASAELSGGMWTVVFTRPLNSGAPGDVPLEAGNTYTVGFAIHDDFAAARFHHVT
                     LDTSLALDDDSAFINVVKQ"
     gene            31802..33589
                     /locus_tag="BF4_03117"
     CDS             33643..34044
                     /gene="petE"
                     /locus_tag="BF4_03118"
                     /inference="ab initio prediction:Prodigal:002006"
                     /inference="protein motif:HAMAP:MF_00566"
                     /codon_start=1
                     /transl_table=11
                     /product="Plastocyanin"
                     /translation="MKPHRLLPALLLLAAPAWADETAEICAEAEDRYVEMFDQPSSAVE
                     DAEVVLMYKYNFCPRELTVKPGTTVRWINVDKRTSHSVLLKDGSEPESDRLFPEESVDM
                     TFLTPGPQEYLCGPHWETQDMIGMITVEP"
     gene            33643..34044
                     /locus_tag="BF4_03118"
                     /gene="petE"
     CDS             34247..35008
                     /gene="sumT_3"
                     /locus_tag="BF4_03119"
                     /EC_number="2.1.1.107"
                     /inference="ab initio prediction:Prodigal:002006"
                     /inference="similar to AA sequence:UniProtKB:O34744"
                     /codon_start=1
                     /transl_table=11
                     /product="Uroporphyrinogen-III C-methyltransferase"
                     /db_xref="COG:COG0007"
                     /translation="MSGKVFLIGAGPGDPELMTLRALRMLQEADVVVYDRLVSDGILAL
                     HADGARLIPVGKAPKCHTVPQDRINEILKEEALAGHTVARLKGGDPMIFGRGSEEAAYL
                     MAYGIAVEYAPGITAAQGASSSTGVPLTHRGLATSVQYVTGHRQADKVLDLDWKRLADP
                     DSTLVVYMGVANIGQIAMGLMTESLPGSTPVLAVGKATTPDESRMVSRLDQLAADVRKA
                     DLKAPTLFIIGKVVSLYAERPLADLLEQAHG"
     gene            34247..35008
                     /locus_tag="BF4_03119"
                     /gene="sumT_3"
     CDS             35001..35426
                     /locus_tag="BF4_03120"
                     /inference="ab initio prediction:Prodigal:002006"
                     /codon_start=1
                     /transl_table=11
                     /product="hypothetical protein"
                     /translation="MAKLGHKSLGQCQVPAGGQAPSRGMDRVLPRRAGQRSGWTAHAVL
                     TTAVVLATSAFAAEAIDPNALKRLVHQDCGSCHGLSLKGGLGPDLRSETLQHYDADVLT
                     GVILDGISDTAMPPWRPLISEEEAEWIARYLLEQEEQ"
     gene            35001..35426
                     /locus_tag="BF4_03120"
     CDS             35423..36568
                     /locus_tag="BF4_03121"
                     /inference="ab initio prediction:Prodigal:002006"
                     /codon_start=1
                     /transl_table=11
                     /product="hypothetical protein"
                     /translation="MKHLILGLAATLMITTAHADPTATGDLGLVIERAKGSVLLVDQSD
                     RAALARIEGLGDLSHASLVYSPDERFAYVFGRDGGLTKVDIVTRQIVNRVVQAGNAIGG
                     AISDDGKLVAVSNYEPGGVRVFDADTLEMVADIPTDSKTIGLVDAPGRRFVFTMWDTGE
                     TWIADFAKGDPAITKITDMGKNPYDALITANGRTYITGLFGEDGLTALDLWAENPEPIR
                     VLPDYGRGQEEMPVYKMPHLEGWALTGREFVLPAVGHHEVLWIDSDTLTETGRTKTHGQ
                     PVFAMARPDGRQVWVNFAHPLNDTIQVIDSVSKEIIHEFKPGPAVLHMEFTPRGHEVWL
                     SVRDANKVMVYDTQTFEKLREIDADSPSGIFFTARAHKTGL"
     gene            35423..36568
                     /locus_tag="BF4_03121"
     CDS             36572..37561
                     /locus_tag="BF4_03122"
                     /inference="ab initio prediction:Prodigal:002006"
                     /codon_start=1
                     /transl_table=11
                     /product="hypothetical protein"
                     /translation="MDHITDPIDRRLLDEFQRDFPITDHPFQVLGNTLGLDEAEVIDRL
                     TRMRATGRITRVGATIAPGAVSASTLAAVAAPDERLEEVAAMIDAEPGVNHNYQREDDW
                     NLWFVATGPDRTHVNDTLARISHRTGLRVLDLRLVRPFNVDLGFRMSGNTRNVPGPRKV
                     DCSAMRDGDRPLLQALSSGLQLVIDPFADLARSLGRSAPEVMARIEALHDAGIISRLGV
                     IVRHRALGWSANAMVVWDMPADQVGTAGPALAAHPGVTLCYERNPVEDIWPYRLYSMIH
                     ARSRSEALETLSSAVALPELASARHKVLFSTRCFKQTGALIHQKEAAA"
     gene            36572..37561
                     /locus_tag="BF4_03122"
     CDS             37558..38007
                     /locus_tag="BF4_03123"
                     /inference="ab initio prediction:Prodigal:002006"
                     /codon_start=1
                     /transl_table=11
                     /product="hypothetical protein"
                     /translation="MTLDATDRAILNRMQDDLPLSTHPYAAIATELSISESDLLDRLKR
                     MKEERIITRFGPFFDAAAMGGAFCLCAMAVPPENFETVLTKVNAHPEVAHNYERTHRLN
                     MWFVLATETPEGIEATADAIERETGIEVLCFPKLQEFFIGFRVAA"
     gene            37558..38007
                     /locus_tag="BF4_03123"
     CDS             38004..38486
                     /locus_tag="BF4_03124"
                     /inference="ab initio prediction:Prodigal:002006"
                     /codon_start=1
                     /transl_table=11
                     /product="hypothetical protein"
                     /translation="MIDAKDREIIEALQGGLPLVPAPYAQVASDMGMDEDELLLRLADL
                     KSSGVIRRIAAAPNHYKLGMTSNGMTVWDVEDDHVTELGTRIGALPFVTHCYERPRALP
                     DWPYNLFAMVHGTDRDEVEEKRAEITAILGEACRAKDILYSTRILKKTGLRLKTKG"
     gene            38004..38486
                     /locus_tag="BF4_03124"
     CDS             38490..39704
                     /gene="pqqE_1"
                     /locus_tag="BF4_03125"
                     /EC_number="1.21.98.4"
                     /inference="ab initio prediction:Prodigal:002006"
                     /inference="similar to AA sequence:UniProtKB:P71517"
                     /codon_start=1
                     /transl_table=11
                     /product="PqqA peptide cyclase"
                     /db_xref="COG:COG0535"
                     /translation="MFRLTEYMHQLVTPTPVRKRRPGPVKPVVIWNLTRRCNLKCRHCY
                     TVSADVAFPGELNHEQAMVTLEDLGQFRVPALILSGGEPLDRFDFFDIAKRARDLVPML
                     ALSTNGTRIHDETADMIADVGFNYVGISLDGIGATNDWFRGVEGAFADALRGVRECKKR
                     GIKVGLRFCLTEGTQHHLPDLLQLCDDEGVDKFYLSHLVYAGRGDKNRGEDAEHMRTRN
                     GLDLLLERAWEAASGGRPLDIVTGNNDADAGYFLNWVRARFDADKAAHVREHLAAWGGN
                     SSGLGVANIDNLGRVHPDTYWSDYTVGNVKTKPFSELWTSDDPMLAMLRTRPRPLKGRC
                     GACQLKDVCGGNTRIRALQLTGDPWAEDPACYLTNQEIGVEDAGERLQVTPFRGKSHDP
                     AHQFF"
     gene            38490..39704
                     /locus_tag="BF4_03125"
                     /gene="pqqE_1"
     CDS             39679..41232
                     /gene="nirS_2"
                     /locus_tag="BF4_03126"
                     /EC_number="1.7.2.1"
                     /inference="ab initio prediction:Prodigal:002006"
                     /inference="similar to AA sequence:UniProtKB:P24474"
                     /codon_start=1
                     /transl_table=11
                     /product="Nitrite reductase"
                     /db_xref="COG:COG2010"
                     /translation="MTRRINSFDTLKIGTFCSLLLAGTAWADAPADYAEHCASCHGENR
                     LGGVGPALIPETLKRMRGPRVAAVIAEGRTATQMPAFSHELDALQIEELAGWLKSPLET
                     DPEWGEADIMASRTLDEDYVPVDAPVWDSDPMNITLAVETGDHHVSVLDGDTFEVLDRF
                     ETPFAVHGGPKFSPDGRYVFIMSRDGWVQKYDIWALKQVGRVRAGLNSRNIAMSGDGKW
                     VAVANYLPNSLTLLSTEDLSVAKVVEVKSKKGVPSRVSAVYQAPPRESFVLALKDVPEI
                     WEVFYGANPPQSGLGHDFRIEGQFKNPDPFPVRKITTPDYLDDFFFDQSYEYVMGASRD
                     GEGGQVIDLVIGQKVADLDLPGMPHLGSGITWQHGDTTVMATPHLTDGTVSVIDMETWE
                     TVKRIKTEGPGFFMRSHENSPYVWADVFFGPNKDAMHVIDKQSLEIVKTLRPAPGKTVA
                     HVEFTKDGSHALVSIWEDDGAVIVYDAQTLEEVRRLPMRKPSGKYNVWNKITFSEGTSH
                     "
     gene            39679..41232
                     /locus_tag="BF4_03126"
                     /gene="nirS_2"
     CDS             41189..41452
                     /locus_tag="BF4_03127"
                     /inference="ab initio prediction:Prodigal:002006"
                     /codon_start=1
                     /transl_table=11
                     /product="hypothetical protein"
                     /translation="MSGTKSPSRKEPATEGKWPVWKLAILLYPATALTVAINLFLAGLI
                     ANSAGYGIIEPVTAILWSIPLGVPASWLAGRWVRGLMDEADS"
     gene            41189..41452
                     /locus_tag="BF4_03127"
     CDS             41594..42058
                     /locus_tag="BF4_03128"
                     /inference="ab initio prediction:Prodigal:002006"
                     /codon_start=1
                     /transl_table=11
                     /product="hypothetical protein"
                     /translation="MPAFNPLHMSADCASRAACAVAGIFLLLLQLLGPALASPGESMWV
                     EICSEAGAVWVQVDLEEDTTDPTAPCPNCADCALCAVTSAAPVPEMPVFYREGLIHAAH
                     CENRDLLSVTSVKRLWPETRGPPRVTQETTERALRASMASTQIIGGAPWS"
     gene            41594..42058
                     /locus_tag="BF4_03128"
     CDS             42049..44226
                     /locus_tag="BF4_03129"
                     /inference="ab initio prediction:Prodigal:002006"
                     /codon_start=1
                     /transl_table=11
                     /product="hypothetical protein"
                     /translation="MVVSRAIHFLLALSLSCLMAISAHADSLASFLPDIEPADLAPGAD
                     AFGPVRDDVPVAPVLKGGETVAWAFLTSDFVGTTGYSGKPIHVVAAIDDDAVLTGVKLV
                     KHSEPIVLIGIPNSRMVELTEGYTGLDLKVEVETGGEGHDLDIISGATVTIMVIDDSLV
                     RGGIKVSRALGLGGLSPLLADGPKREIDMAKNSAYDWATLSGDGSVRRLTLDVGQVNAA
                     FEATGDQRAIKRPEPGEPDDTFIDMHLALVSVPSIGKSLLGEAEYQNLVEWLDEGEQAI
                     LVLGRGAYSFKGSGYVRGGIFDRIQLIQGDNSVRFFDKQQERLGKVAASDAPSFTELDI
                     FKIPAEAEFNPAEPFRLQLLVQRAIGAVEKTFLTFDLGYKLPERYLLPVAASAVVDDAT
                     GEAAAKAALWQRIWKDRTVEIGVLGIMLLVLTATFFFQFHATMNARVFYWFRIGYLTMT
                     LFFIGWYANAQLSVVNLMALAGSLRTGFSWDAFLLDPLVFIQWFAVAAALLFWGRGAYC
                     GWLCPFGALQELTNKIARACRVPQWTLPWGLNERLWPAKYMIFLVLFGISFVSIPLAEK
                     YAEIEPFKTAIILKFMRDWPFVVFALLLLGVGLFIERFYCRYLCPLGGALAIPARIRMF
                     DWLRRYKECGTPCQTCANECPVQAIHPTGEINPNECVTCLHCQVLYQSETKCPVVIRQL
                     KRRAKTGSVDLKTPLGQPPANHPNAKPQSVS"
     gene            42049..44226
                     /locus_tag="BF4_03129"
     CDS             44243..46150
                     /gene="nosZ"
                     /locus_tag="BF4_03130"
                     /EC_number="1.7.2.4"
                     /inference="ab initio prediction:Prodigal:002006"
                     /inference="similar to AA sequence:UniProtKB:P94127"
                     /codon_start=1
                     /transl_table=11
                     /product="Nitrous-oxide reductase"
                     /translation="MSDNESKLNITRRGMLGATATGAVLAGTGLGSTLMTAKQASAAAN
                     ANLEPGELDEYYGFWSSGQTGELRILGFPSMRELMRVPVFNRCSATGWGQTNESLKIMT
                     DGLLPETKEFLAKRGLKTYDNGDLHHPHMSFTDGTYDGRYLFMNDKANTRVARVRCDVM
                     KCDKITEIPNAKAIHGLRPQKFPRTGYVFANGEDETPLVNDGTVLDDPSQYVNIFTALD
                     GDTMEVAWQVIVSGNLDNTDCDYQGKYAYSTSYNSEMGMNLAEMTENELDHVVVFNLAE
                     IEAGIEAGDYQELKGVKVLDGRKGQNKKYTRYIPIPNSPHGINTAPDGKHVCINGKLSP
                     TVSIMDVTKLDALFESDADPRSCIVGEPQLGLGPLHTAYDGQGNAFTTLFLDSQIVKWN
                     IEKAIEAYGGADVDPIISKVDVHYQPGHNSTSMGETKDADGKWLISMNKFSKDRFLNVG
                     PLKPENEQLIDISSNEMKVVHDGPTFAEPHDSIIVRSDIVNPVNVWDRADVTWEDARKQ
                     AEADGIDLEEGAEEPIRDGNKVRVYMTSQAPTFSLEKFTVKQGDEVTVYITNLDDVDDV
                     THGFCLGNYGIAMEVAPLATASVTFTADRPGVHWFYCQWFCHALHMEMRGRMLVEPQGA
                     "
     gene            44243..46150
                     /locus_tag="BF4_03130"
                     /gene="nosZ"
     CDS             46154..47410
                     /gene="nosD"
                     /locus_tag="BF4_03131"
                     /inference="ab initio prediction:Prodigal:002006"
                     /inference="similar to AA sequence:UniProtKB:P19843"
                     /codon_start=1
                     /transl_table=11
                     /product="putative ABC transporter binding protein NosD"
                     /translation="MRWSLLIPLLLGSPLWAADWDVPNRAGAINEILAQAADGDTLRLS
                     PGVYTETLVLDRPVTIDGLGQATIDGQGTGSVITVTGPGVTVRGLTVIGSGSSHDGIDS
                     GIQLTKTAKAPVVEDNVLLGNLYGVDIHGAKDSIVRGNRIEGRLDQRMNDRGNGVYVWN
                     APGARVEDNDIRYGRDGIFVNSSKKNTFTGNLFRDLRFAVHYMYADDSIVSDNVSIGND
                     LGYAVMFTTNVKVADNVSVGDREHGVMLNYANKSQITGNVVIGAKEKCTFLYNSNKNEF
                     TDNWFQGCGIGIHFTAGSERNRIVGNSFIGNRTQVKYVSTKWVEWSENGRGNYWSDFAA
                     YDVDGDGIADAPYRPNDSMDHVLWTQPSAKLLLGSPAVQLVRWSQSAFPALLPGGVIDS
                     NPLMQAPEPPAMKKVPHDG"
     gene            46154..47410
                     /locus_tag="BF4_03131"
                     /gene="nosD"
     CDS             47400..48293
                     /gene="nosF"
                     /locus_tag="BF4_03132"
                     /inference="ab initio prediction:Prodigal:002006"
                     /inference="similar to AA sequence:UniProtKB:P19844"
                     /codon_start=1
                     /transl_table=11
                     /product="putative ABC transporter ATP-binding protein
                     NosF"
                     /db_xref="COG:COG1131"
                     /translation="MTDKALSITQVSKDRGKTRVLDDITLSLAPGQRVALLGHNGAGKS
                     TLIKSILGLTPIHGGAIRIGDTTPGTAQARRDTAYLPEAVSFHPALTGREQLTLFAKLS
                     GAIADVPGLLDRVGLSDALDRRIGTYSKGMRQRLGLAQVLLGQPKVALLDEPTSGLDPI
                     SRQDLYAIIDELAAQGTAVLIASHALTEVEARTDRIAIMRKGRMVADDTLNNLSALAGL
                     PIRLRVRASVNADALAAELGGNRINGASVELLCSPDDKMEALRRIAGLGDAVADVEMTP
                     PRLEDLYRHYAQEEMQ"
     gene            47400..48293
                     /locus_tag="BF4_03132"
                     /gene="nosF"
     CDS             48290..49111
                     /gene="nosY"
                     /locus_tag="BF4_03133"
                     /inference="ab initio prediction:Prodigal:002006"
                     /inference="similar to AA sequence:UniProtKB:P19845"
                     /codon_start=1
                     /transl_table=11
                     /product="putative ABC transporter permease protein NosY"
                     /db_xref="COG:COG1277"
                     /translation="MTRFLAITRTEMLILRRNRWLLVATLIMVLFALALTFAGSAPTGT
                     LGVDMLTVSVASMTTLSVYLAPLLALMISFDAIAGDVDRGSLSLLLSYPAGRGEILLGK
                     FTAHLAALAFAMTVGFGTAGAVAAFFGGAGPESLMALARLILTSILLGAVFLALGYLLS
                     ALARGATAAAGLSAGLWLVFVVLYDLGLLGAVVMDKGGTFTQSVFPWVMVANPADAFRL
                     WNIAATEGVAMASGMTGAAQALPVWAAPASLLIWPVLGFILARAAFRRVEP"
     gene            48290..49111
                     /locus_tag="BF4_03133"
                     /gene="nosY"
     CDS             49108..49623
                     /gene="nosL"
                     /locus_tag="BF4_03134"
                     /inference="ab initio prediction:Prodigal:002006"
                     /inference="similar to AA sequence:UniProtKB:O68481"
                     /codon_start=1
                     /transl_table=11
                     /product="Copper-binding lipoprotein NosL"
                     /translation="MKRFCLIALVALTACKEEMAVAPDPVDLTPDALSYFCQMNIAEHG
                     GPKGQIHLEGYPVPLFFAQVRDMVAYLKSPERDAKITAVYVSDMGVAPNWRQPGISNWI
                     AADDATFVVGSNVAGGMGAPEVVPFADPTAADVFITQYGGAQMPLPDIPAAEVLGPVDL
                     DLKLETPS"
     gene            49108..49623
                     /locus_tag="BF4_03134"
                     /gene="nosL"
     CDS             49620..50522
                     /gene="apbE_2"
                     /locus_tag="BF4_03135"
                     /EC_number="2.7.1.180"
                     /inference="ab initio prediction:Prodigal:002006"
                     /inference="similar to AA sequence:UniProtKB:A5F5Y3"
                     /codon_start=1
                     /transl_table=11
                     /product="FAD:protein FMN transferase"
                     /db_xref="COG:COG1477"
                     /translation="MTPLSRRRFLTMSAACAAFPASAKPAPAAHWRGVALGAEASLRLE
                     GLTDTQAAPIIAAVEAELNRLENIFSLYRPQSELSRLNRDGQLSDPAPELLNVLSLCTA
                     LHEATNGAFDPTVQPLWSALATDARPEKTDAARRSVGWTRVNVQTDMIRLPQPGVSALT
                     LNGIAQGAITDRISALLTAHDLRGVLVNMGEIAAWGQRGDGQAWQVGLAGPGGNVRKSI
                     ELRDRAVATSNARSFMLTGDQGHILNPASGMRPAGIVSVSAPSAAIADGLSTALCALPK
                     TGFDTVLRSFPDVRLEMHI"
     gene            49620..50522
                     /locus_tag="BF4_03135"
                     /gene="apbE_2"
     tRNA            complement(50656..50745)
                     /locus_tag="BF4_03136"
                     /product="tRNA-Ser"
                     /inference="COORDINATES:profile:Aragorn:001002"
                     /note="tRNA-Ser(gct)"
     gene            complement(50656..50745)
                     /locus_tag="BF4_03136"
     CDS             complement(51003..51884)
                     /gene="gcvA_11"
                     /locus_tag="BF4_03137"
                     /inference="ab initio prediction:Prodigal:002006"
                     /inference="similar to AA sequence:UniProtKB:P0A9F6"
                     /codon_start=1
                     /transl_table=11
                     /product="Glycine cleavage system transcriptional
                     activator"
                     /translation="MADSLPTLKGLRAFEEAYWHGSFTLAAKALNVQQPAISYQIKKLE
                     QDLGAVLFEKSHGRLVPTPDASELYDSVSRAFRNIRTTAARIRAKEGDGVFAIATYPGI
                     GAYWLSSRLPELSERLDVQVKVITLVKDADLFVEPADCWILFGQGHWPGFEARKLIDEA
                     VCPVASPSLIERYRQPDGSIDVSSIPLIEQEDPERRWLSWEAWLDRSQDDWRLSDNRVV
                     VNDHGMALHLALTGAGVALGWTGIIQDLIDGQSLVPMSTHHARSDFGYWVLGREGFWDT
                     AQGGLVIDLLKN"
     gene            complement(51003..51884)
                     /locus_tag="BF4_03137"
                     /gene="gcvA_11"
     CDS             51988..53163
                     /gene="mmgC_1"
                     /locus_tag="BF4_03138"
                     /EC_number="1.3.99.-"
                     /inference="ab initio prediction:Prodigal:002006"
                     /inference="similar to AA sequence:UniProtKB:P45857"
                     /codon_start=1
                     /transl_table=11
                     /product="Acyl-CoA dehydrogenase"
                     /db_xref="COG:COG1960"
                     /translation="MSTDIEKILNMAREHAAAEVAPNVDAWNQSGVWPRAVSDKAGAAG
                     LTGLYAPEKYGGQGLSLGDGIRVYEELGMADGAYAFALSMHNICTFAGCGFGTEAFKAQ
                     WARYLTSGRKLANFALTEPQSGSDATNMYSRAVINTDGTWTINGAKAWVSLAGEADIYF
                     TVVKTSDQPGHQDMAMIAIPADTPGLSFGPRYETPSYNFLPLSEMYMKDVVVSEDNIIL
                     PVGQGLQGSLMAIDIARVSIASGCCGLMQAALDTALSYSKNRKMFGGKNLDLDGIQWML
                     GDVATELEASRLLYRAAANALGTPEGPVMAAHAKRFVPDAAIKAANTCTQVLGGMGLLK
                     PYGLDRLSRLSQMLRIVDGTTEISRVVIGRSLMKRAKNLPDLPIPKGFGEA"
     gene            51988..53163
                     /locus_tag="BF4_03138"
                     /gene="mmgC_1"
     CDS             53199..54821
                     /locus_tag="BF4_03139"
                     /EC_number="6.2.1.3"
                     /inference="ab initio prediction:Prodigal:002006"
                     /inference="similar to AA sequence:UniProtKB:Q5SKN9"
                     /codon_start=1
                     /transl_table=11
                     /product="Long-chain-fatty-acid--CoA ligase"
                     /db_xref="COG:COG0318"
                     /translation="MQKHFEAMEKTAANHVPLSPLSFLNRAAALHGKRTAVVYGDTRRD
                     WGEVVQRSRAVARGLAELGITKGDTISVLCPNIPELFELHFAVPLSGAVLNTLNTRLEP
                     ETVAYILDHADTNLVIVDRELVPLLSKAFELLGRDIPVVEVTDPNAAGQDSLGGQDYCE
                     LLNKGEYAGPAVPEDEWDAIALNYTSGTSGRPKGVVYHHRGAYLMALGTVAAWQMPSYP
                     VYLSVVPMFHCNGWGHPWVMALQGGTMVFTRVPAADKIMASIHEHGVTHLGAAPIVLQM
                     LAELDNSGTAPFYPAIKVMTAGAPPPPSVLEKTTAMGLDVMQVYGLTETFGHISQCLWQ
                     EEWADESPAEQARLQAQQGIAFPMVESVEVIDRDSWETVPRDGETQGEITIRGNTVMKG
                     YYKDAAATTEAFDKGYFWSGDAAVVNPDSYMQIRDRLKDVIISGGENISSVEVEAVLYR
                     HPAIQAAAVVAKPDPKWGEVPCAFVELRPGHLAEGREIIAFCREHLAGFKAPKSVVFTD
                     LPKTSTGKIQKFQLREKIKAAEP"
     gene            53199..54821
                     /locus_tag="BF4_03139"
     CDS             55150..56811
                     /gene="alkJ_2"
                     /locus_tag="BF4_03140"
                     /EC_number="1.1.99.-"
                     /inference="ab initio prediction:Prodigal:002006"
                     /inference="similar to AA sequence:UniProtKB:Q00593"
                     /codon_start=1
                     /transl_table=11
                     /product="Alcohol dehydrogenase [acceptor]"
                     /translation="MPVETFDYIVVGAGTAGCLLANRLSKDPSNRVLLLEAGKKDTYPW
                     IHIPVGYLYCIGNPRTDWLYRTEPDKGLNGRALLYPRGRTLGGCSSINGMIYMRGQARD
                     YDNWAKLSGEEDWSWENSVPDFKAHENHYKLDNGADPETGNNSRFSDLHGHGGEWRVEK
                     QRLRWDVLDAFANAAVEAGIEPTDDFNSGDNAGVGYFDVNQKSGWRWSTSKGFLRPAKA
                     RQNLAIWTEAQVERLTFDTAPDGATRCSGALVHCAGHSVTVCASTEVILSAGAINSPQI
                     LQLSGIGNAEFLKSHGIEVVQNAPAVGENLQDHLQIRAVFKVDGTKTLNTLANSLLGKA
                     RIGLQYALQRSGPMSMSPSQLGAFTRSDPSRAHPNLEYHVQPLSLEAFGEDLHDFPAIT
                     VSVCNLNPTSRGLVRIRSNKYTHAPMITPNYLATKDDRKVAADSLRQVREIMSKPAMQK
                     YSPQEWKPGVQFRTDEELANLAGDIANTIFHPVGTAKMGHEDDPTAVVDPYLKVKGIKG
                     LRVVDASIMPEITSGNTNAPTLMIAEKAARWILDGR"
     gene            55150..56811
                     /locus_tag="BF4_03140"
                     /gene="alkJ_2"
     CDS             57411..58292
                     /locus_tag="BF4_03141"
                     /inference="ab initio prediction:Prodigal:002006"
                     /codon_start=1
                     /transl_table=11
                     /product="hypothetical protein"
                     /translation="MGVASGDSISTDRSGVVQLVFVDETKIAIGPNARMMLDVTMLRGN
                     RKAKNFAVQALGGSFRFISGKSKKRAYSINTPTATMAVRGTTFDLWVVPGTQSAMLVLQ
                     GRVEMCGQNGNCREAGRQCSLLATTQAGSIGRPVDQESYDKALKKGFPFVQSQEQLLAP
                     LQVDFRGCGTDTLPPPPQRSEARETSPERGETGGVESAAAAESRSETPSGQSVGQGNGG
                     NIGSNTGSGNGNGGNIGASSGSGDGRGGSIGGGSGSGGPGSGGTIGGGDTGGFGGAPGG
                     GGAGGNGGNSGS"
     gene            57411..58292
                     /locus_tag="BF4_03141"
     CDS             58385..60619
                     /locus_tag="BF4_03142"
                     /inference="ab initio prediction:Prodigal:002006"
                     /codon_start=1
                     /transl_table=11
                     /product="hypothetical protein"
                     /translation="MTGKPRERTGRRRAFQFVGLGLILFGCFIRVLDPYPVRMTRLIYF
                     DLLQRISPREYNPDLPVRVVDIDERSLANWGQWPWPRTLLAQMVNNLGEYGAASIAFDM
                     LFIEPDRFSPTRLLNDPALAGVVSVDHHASKLDNDVLFALEIANWPVVLGAAARQSGDG
                     RAVTPHAGIIEIGETPTAGLVTVPHWTPPAPPLDRSAAGVGGVNVSPLGGMGIIRRVPI
                     LWGGPDGTLPGLGVEALRVALDEPIIIAEGTPDEAGIMLAVEIGEFRLPTTENGEVWVR
                     YRRDNPDLYLSADDIMQDPDNPALRAEIEGHIILVGTSAAGLFDMHQTALGESVPGVSI
                     HAQILEQILTGEMMSRSDVTAALELLSFVTLGIVVTAVMARFGAVASFVAGGASAAVVL
                     GISWLAFQNQLILFDVTFPLMGGMANFGLLAGYLFISTEREKRVIRQIFSHYVAPEILD
                     EMEGTGHQLQLGGETQDITVMFSDIRGFTPLSESISATDLVALLNQLFSQIGDQILLER
                     GTIDKFIGDAVMAFWNAPLPVENHPCRAAQAALLMRQALIEFNASDAMTGRPPIALATG
                     CATGRACVGNIGSKRRFNYTVIGDVVNVAARIEQCCRHVNYDILVSCSVYEKTRHDMAM
                     LEAGYVDLKGRTDLEPVFVLVGDKAMLDTPAFQKLDATHKKLIEAIRGRQPPDQVEAIC
                     EDCIAQARHIEPGLLKFYGALSGRTADFRSEFQSSQLIFSHHERESTSSA"
     gene            58385..60619
                     /locus_tag="BF4_03142"
     CDS             complement(60739..61485)
                     /gene="pdxJ_1"
                     /locus_tag="BF4_03143"
                     /EC_number="2.6.99.2"
                     /inference="ab initio prediction:Prodigal:002006"
                     /inference="similar to AA sequence:UniProtKB:P0A794"
                     /codon_start=1
                     /transl_table=11
                     /product="Pyridoxine 5'-phosphate synthase"
                     /db_xref="COG:COG0854"
                     /translation="MTDLSVNLNVAALLRNRREHPWPDVVDLARIALAAGAAGVTVHPR
                     PDERHTRPGDVRALRVLLDTEFPDRELNVEGYPDPRFLSLVHEVRADQVTLVPDDPTQA
                     TSDHGWDYETQGAMLAEVVAGLKRNGHRASLFSDPDATHMGPAAQTGADRVELYTGPFG
                     GAHSDPVAEDRELERLAEAAAAAKRQGLQVNAGHDLTVGGTRKLITRIPSITEVSIGHA
                     LFCDALTFGMAETVRRYLGSCAPAEG"
     gene            complement(60739..61485)
                     /locus_tag="BF4_03143"
                     /gene="pdxJ_1"
ORIGIN
        1 tcagccagca cagcaggcaa gtgcgcattc tgcacaccgg aaatcttgcg ctgccagtat
       61 tgccggacct catctgcaat ctgctcgctc accttgccgt cgtaggtgat gtatccacta
      121 ggcgcgccgc cctgttcata gaacttctgt gcatacacgt ccgcatccag tccaatgcca
      181 atagaccggg ccagcacctt cagcggtgaa agcgcctcat ggccgcgcat ggttggagat
      241 ccccggaaat gcaggacgtc accctgatcc ttgccgaacg tgtcgccgtt ttctgtgatg
      301 ctataagcca accgccctct gcgctcgaaa ggcttaaccg tcgcatccaa cagcggtctg
      361 atactcacgg catcgccgcg cccgtttctg tggatctcgg catatccatt gccatccaga
      421 aaggacaatc cgccgacact ctcaaagaac acttcaggcg aatacatcgc gtgcggctca
      481 tggttcacca tccagtgaac accatgatca ccctgctcaa ccttaccacc cttttcaccg
      541 cgccccatga cgcgcacggg cagcgtgcca atggttcccg acagcagaga aatacacgcg
      601 aacactgcag acagcttcat cgcggaatcg cgcgaaacag aattgccctg caggaacccg
      661 aagtattcct gccattcctc agcgctggcc gatgactgca ggttcaccgg caggcgcgcg
      721 ggttcggatg gcgcagcaac aactggctca gcgcgcggcg cttcagttgc ctttgcctgt
      781 gtccctctca gccattcaaa cattgacaaa tccttgcgtc acttcgccct tagtttcctc
      841 ttcgacaacc tgactcagtg gccacagcgc gttgatcagc gccgcgatcc cgtcgatctt
      901 gtcttcaggt gccagcttgg ccggatagat gaaatcgcca ccctgaacct gcttcagcag
      961 cgtgttgccc gccatccatg tcagaaccgg attgccatca ttgacaacgc ggtgatcatc
     1021 gaccgccgcg atcagcttat tgaacggctc attcaggttc gaagcccttg gccgaagctc
     1081 gaccgcgtcg atgcccgccg cttcccatgc cgccgccatc tgcgccgcga acatcgggtc
     1141 ataaattacc atttcgacat ctaaggccgg aatgtccgcc caaccccacg aaccatcacc
     1201 gacacccgca agctgcatga caagcgcttc cacaatgcgc agatccagtt ccgcgcccgg
     1261 tgtcgtgaaa atgtagtcct ctttggtcca gccccacagg tgttcattgc ccgccgcctc
     1321 gaccaccttt tcaggcagga aatgccaact gaacacccgg aacaacttgt catccggcac
     1381 aaccgccgta acgctggccg ggtcattccg agtcgccaga tcgacgccga tgtaagcctt
     1441 gcgcccggtg taatcttcca accgcatttc cggttcttca gcttcacgcc acgccgccat
     1501 gtcgatggcc gatgcgccaa cactggtcca aatgtccaag tgcttgcgga gaaattcacc
     1561 cattgcagcc gggctggcag acgccttgcg ccattcatcc tgcatgtatt gcagagattt
     1621 ggccgaataa agggacgggt tagcctttgc ccaagtcagt tcgtcgccgg gttcgtcacc
     1681 ctcatccgct tcgaagatca acccgaaata gctgtcatcc tcataggtgc cgtccagaat
     1741 cttctgcaga tatttccgct gttcgtagca aatacctgca gtgttatagc ccgctgtggt
     1801 gatcgcaatc agcaatggct gttcgcgcgc acccaaggca ctggccatgg aatcccagac
     1861 atcccgcttt tcgtgttcgt gcaactcatc gacaattgca caatgcgggt tcttaccatc
     1921 cttcgatttg gtctggcttg cgaccggctg aaacaccgcc gccgggtccg ccgtcttgat
     1981 cttgtgttcc tcgacgtgca ggcccaacag ttcatccagc gccatgcctt cagcccgccc
     2041 ggtcagggac atgacccgcg ctgcgtcaaa cacaatacgc gcctgatgcg tagatgccgc
     2101 cgccgaataa acctttgcac ctggctcacc gtccggccca agaaaataca aaccaacacc
     2161 agccagaagc gtggatttcc cgttctttct gggcacctcg atataagccg tgcggaaccg
     2221 gcgcaggcca gtgacggtgt gccgccaacc gccgatctgg ctgatcagaa acgcctgcca
     2281 acccagcaag ctgatcgtct cgccccgtgc ggcccatgcc ccttcgatgt ggggcagagc
     2341 ttccataaac gcgcacatgt gttccgaagc ttccaaatcg aagacatacg gaaattgatc
     2401 tgtcccggcc cgcttcagat ccttgcgaaa ccgtttgcac gcctgcttga tccgcttgca
     2461 actcgggacc ttgttcgaga gaacatcttc aacccaatcc agcgcccgca gtgtaattgg
     2521 agtttccacc gatgtatcaa gcattgatca cttgccgcgt ttctttgcca tcggcctgaa
     2581 cggcatgacc ttgcccggct tgtcctcttc tttcggctga gcatccagca gatccatgaa
     2641 ggacgtttgt gttttcatgc cgtttttggc acgggcatat ggcgtggcca gcagttcgcg
     2701 ttccaatatc aacagcttgt tttcatggaa ggcccggctt tgctctttcc ccgaaagata
     2761 gtggctatcc gacgcctgga attcttcggt ggcgatttca gccgacagcc ggtcaaaagc
     2821 agcgcggtgc gttgcatacc gaatgacctg accaaaaacc gcttcatcca agacgcgttc
     2881 acggcgtaga acttccaaaa ggctttcacc gtgctttgtc tctgtatctt cgaagtgatc
     2941 aggccaaccg cccagaaggg tgaccagccg ttccatgcta gatggtgtag cggtcatgag
     3001 accccccccc taaaacttac gtgcgcaaaa atccaattac ccacgccggt cccgtgcctg
     3061 tgggttggga acttttgatc cccccctacc ggcccgacgt tcgatccgtt gtttcttgat
     3121 gtcgtggcag gacttgcaga gcgactgcag ttcaccgaac cagaacagcg aatagtcatc
     3181 ccgatgcgga accacgtggt cagcgatggt tgccaactgc cgcgaatgcg gtggacacat
     3241 gcaacatagc ggttccttgg caagctgggt tagacgccgt ccaccctcgc ccatccacgc
     3301 cttgcgcttg taccatttgc gagatgggcg atccgcccgc tttgcatccg ctgacctgcc
     3361 ccggtcccgc ttgtcctgca ccgcgtgcgt tgggcagtag accgacccaa catcaatcag
     3421 tctggaacag cccggatgcg cgcaaggctt cttaggcaca gcgcaaccga accgaccaga
     3481 ccaccgggct ttccccgatg cagcgcatag ccaacctcat tgtgtggagt tacatcgaat
     3541 caaaagcgcc caactgcagg gcagcgggcg caatacttga tgatgcatat ttagtagggt
     3601 gctgacgtac taacggtcaa catctttttt caaccaaagg cgcacaccct gccccgttca
     3661 tccacaaaca gatgatcagg caacaactca tcgccgaaca aaccaacctg tatagattta
     3721 gacttcggcc ccatcatcct gttgagcgcc aaccgcaacg cctcggtcaa tgccttgatg
     3781 tgtttgccct gcgccgactg acccgaccgc acccaaccat gcgcccgcaa cacatcactg
     3841 atggtcatat cctgcagaca aaccgagtcc accaaccgcc gatccatgat cgaagcgcgc
     3901 gacccacgtt cagacggacg aatgcgccgc acaaccatag ccgacttatc gccaatgcgc
     3961 cgccgcagca cttcgatctg ctgacggtcc cacaacaccg catccatgaa gtcaccaccg
     4021 cgcccgccgc tggattgcga cagactctcc aatgacgaac acttcacgcc cgcgttcgcg
     4081 tgcttctcaa ccagatcccg atagaaccgg cccattgcca cctgcgccga attgaagggc
     4141 gatggcttct tgtgccgcgc tgccttcacc gccatcagat caaagctatc tgcgcaacgc
     4201 atcgtcttgc gcccttcgaa cccgccatgc ttgaacgcga acccacgctc accatcggga
     4261 taggactcaa gctgatgaaa cgtctgcacc gggccgcgcg ccggggcctc ggggatagcc
     4321 ggaccaacat ctgcaggaac aaaccccatt gccttgacct cggccacgcg ccgcgcctca
     4381 gcctcaaacg catccgcgcg ccgttccact cgatcccaaa ccgcctcaac gcctaccttc
     4441 atgcctctgc cccttctgcc tttgccttga tgatatccag gcacacgcgc cggacatcca
     4501 tgtattgctg cacccaccgc agatcagacg ggcttgcaca atccgcatcc gcttcacgct
     4561 ggatgcgtgc ccgccgcccc ttgttcgcct cagcttctga cctgatcttt tccatggaat
     4621 aggtgttggg cggcgcaccg aacgctttca gataccagaa cagttcaacc agatagccac
     4681 ccaacttcgc agccttgccc gcctcggact gcagataggt gcgcaccaac cggctttgac
     4741 tggccggtgg tatctgcaac agccgcgccc aattcatgat cgaagcttca gcaggccatg
     4801 tgtttttctg cggcccactt gcatagacct cgacaacctc agccaaggcc cacagctttt
     4861 cttccaccat ataggacaag cgcgcttcta agctggacag aaaccgctca tgatcttcca
     4921 acttctggcc gcgcctgcgc accagcccct taccaatcaa aggatcgatc agacaccgcc
     4981 tgacccgcgc ctttccgtct ctcagttcct gcccttccat tgtcccaccc ctttctaagc
     5041 aaatcctgac ttatccacag gcaagcccgt cgcttgcgtc acaccagcgc caattttcca
     5101 tataatttca tgtcattgtc cttatcgatg gcgacattaa gttagtgtct gacaacgtct
     5161 gttagtgtct gcgcgacact gtgagacgtt agctttcagg cttttccggg aacttcccgg
     5221 ttttgatttc agcgatgcag gcttgaaccg cgacatgcag gtcttcagcc gttctgcgct
     5281 gaccaccacg ctgcgacacg cgatcatcta tgaacgcact gatccagcga accttgcgcg
     5341 gatcctctgc tgtcttaggc gctatctgcg cgatgtcttc agtcagccgc tgcagcttgc
     5401 gcgcctgtga cgctgcctcg acgcgcgcgg catggtttgc ccgagacgca aacgcagttt
     5461 tgacgatacg cgtgacaaca ggatgcatta ggcggacctc atcgccacac cggcacagcc
     5521 gccagccgtg caacggccca tatgccagct tgcacaggct ctcaaagtga tcgcggtcaa
     5581 caaccggctg gatcatccgc gccagtcgct tcatgtcgtt cggcaaggtg ccgaccggcg
     5641 tttcgccatg agccagattg accaactcga accacatgga cttgcattca tgactgccat
     5701 tccagcgcat gtcagaactc agccaccggc gaaattccca ttgaacaaac ccgtgcgagt
     5761 ccaggcgcgc atccgggtca atcgggtagt catccagtcg gtccaaatcg accggcgcaa
     5821 cggcctgcaa ggatggcgtc agggcgttca cgtggcaccc ccaaacgccg caccggcacc
     5881 atccaacgcc gcattggcca gacgggcaac gctggcgatt gcttcgcgcg cctcttccaa
     5941 ggtctccgca gaataggcca cctcgaccga gatagccgac aacgtactgc gcaagcgcgt
     6001 cagggcacga tcctgcgcgt ccacctcttc cggggtaaag acgcgcgcga cgatgtgatc
     6061 gaactgatcg gggcgaaaac caccccccat gtcgctcagc atcaagcctt ccctgaaatg
     6121 ccaaacaccc cactcacgat ccgggaactt ggcccaatag tgggcacctt ccaccagatc
     6181 gcaaacggcg atttctgcgc caaagttcat ctgatcaccc cgcttgctct tgcccgacga
     6241 tccgccagaa atgcggattg gacctgcgta aagtgacgcc gtgccgcccg cgtcagatca
     6301 atgacgccct catcctgccg ttcatatttc cccatgcgcc agatcagcgc tggcagggcc
     6361 atgcgatgac cccacttgcg caactcggca cgccctttgc gctcacactc ggaacagcaa
     6421 tagatttgcc aactgcggct aggctcgaac acacgaccac attcaggcag aaagcaaatg
     6481 ccttgctgcc aaggcgaatg caccgccaat tccttgtggg cgaacgaccg gaaatcctct
     6541 ggttcagaat gccgtgccac ggcatttgag gaatgaggta tcagcaccgt catagcgcca
     6601 aagccccctg ctgtggcctc acaggcgcgc tggccaaaga cccaatcggg ccgcgttcga
     6661 ccgcctcagc cacccgcgcg caggcgacat gaaaccactt cgggtctttc tcgatgccga
     6721 tggccgcgcg gcccgtcaga gcagccgcta cgatggtgga cccggccccc atgaacggat
     6781 caatcaccag atcgcccgga tcggtagaat tgccaatcca ataagacatc agcgcaacag
     6841 gcttttctgt ggcgtgcgcg cgccgctcat cggcgggaac gtcatccgcc aagtacagat
     6901 gagacacgtc tttttgcgga caggttattt tggccttcga cccgcagtcg tttatgcggc
     6961 gtgcgcgccc cttgtagaga aacagggcaa actcgcagtt cggcatatag aacttatttg
     7021 gcgtggctgt gatcttgtcc caaaccaaaa ggcgatgaaa gccaaacccc gtgttttcaa
     7081 acgcaaagcg cgctttcgat tcctctcgat ccgaagtcat gatgactgcg ttagcatcgt
     7141 ccgccaatgc accatggatt agcggggcca tatcgcccca ctcgaccata tcgaacaact
     7201 cacccgagtt gtcatacgcg tcagcaccga ggattccgcc caaggtgctt tttccgccgc
     7261 ctgcagtcag ccgatacggc ggatcagaca tgcacatctt tgcgcgctca ctcagaagcg
     7321 gcaccacttc gcgcatatcg cccaagatca ggcgacaatt gccaatggtg acttcgcgct
     7381 gaatgcccat cacgccaccc cgcgcacgca ggccaagtac ggctgaacgc cttcccaaac
     7441 gcagtgcggg tctaacccgg catactcgca gacaatggcg aaatccttgg ttccgaacca
     7501 gttctgcgcc tgctggattt caaaggctcg atccgccgac cggggatgaa aggccagtct
     7561 gtacatttcc agcagcacac ctacccaaag gttgcgacaa gcccgcgcgc tgacaaattg
     7621 ttcctcaatc tggttttcat tctgatcgtg aaaactcatt tggccccctc gaaagtctca
     7681 gacacattca tcaggaaaac gcggcggctc gaattcagcg ccgcgcgcac ctcggcccaa
     7741 acgccattgc tttccgccca accgggcaga tccggcacaa tgaccacgtg cgacatccgc
     7801 agcagcggcg cgcaccagtt tgtccagaaa tcatcatcca gcgggtcaag ctcttggcgg
     7861 atgatatctg cgtgaaccat ctcaaccgcc tgcacgattg gagaaacagc cgtgacaccc
     7921 gccgccgcca aagcccgcgc acaccgcgcc gcccgcaccg agcattccac cgacgccgac
     7981 aaatcccaat cgcccctgtc atcgacagca agcttggaat agggcgtggc cagatagcac
     8041 aaccgcccac gacactcggc aacgatttca gaaaacgaca agccgtagct gaacaacccg
     8101 gcctttgcca gatcgtcaaa agccgtatgc gaccaacaga gaccggcagg caaattcatg
     8161 tcaggcgatg cgatgtcaga catatgccaa ccccggaaaa aagacgcacg accgaagccg
     8221 cgcgccaagt tcagggaggt aaccgttctt ttgcgcctgc gcgccggttg cgctacaacg
     8281 cccgacactt cggccatgga gtcgctggaa ggctatgcgc cccaaccaag tcactcgccc
     8341 gcctcccctt cagattcatc gtcaagagca aacggatcgg gcggagtgac ggcgatgcca
     8401 cgttgttccg caccgtactg aaccaacgcg cggccaatgg tcgagcatgt gtcataagca
     8461 atgcgggaac ccttcgtggt tttcatcgcc tcacttatta gccgcttcca atgcgcccca
     8521 tcgtcaatga aattgctcag cccgtaagcc gtgcaatcca gttcgtccat tgtgcgcctc
     8581 agccatttgg cgaagcgcac agagggaagg ggatcaagtt ttttaaacat aagtatcttg
     8641 taggatactc agttatcctc atcaagcaaa aaaatttccc gtcagaccaa gacggctgac
     8701 tttggccttt cgtccagatc agttaggggc tgctgagaaa caccaatcgt caaaacacac
     8761 atggcgtcac ctgcaacccg aaaggtcgca ccagcccgct tggcaaccag ccccaaccgc
     8821 ttgaaccaga taagaaaccc cggcgacatg attgcaataa tggaccgccc tccccggtcg
     8881 cgcacggcgt catgcgcggc acgcgccacc tcggccaaca cttcattgcg ttcgcgccca
     8941 tccagtccag ggtccacaaa gaaccgcgtg gcctcaaaca catccgcact cgctggcggt
     9001 tcactttcgg cgatatccgg gggaaacggc ggcagaactc ccacgtgggc atctttgacc
     9061 atgtatgtgt aaccgccgac ccgcgcgtca gtacgcagca accgggttcc accaacaatg
     9121 cgaccatcga ccttcacgca cacgtaaact gcgtgaatgt tgtcgtattg gtccatttcg
     9181 atttgttcag tatgcgggat atcccactgc atttgatcga caaacaaccg cttgcgcagc
     9241 gcaaacatct gggcaaaatc atcaccctga ttgttcaaat tgtcgaatgt taagacgacg
     9301 gcttgcatga cacccctatc cttaaagttg agtgtcttta ggctatatgc cgcgccaacc
     9361 gtgtcaatta cgcattaacc ccgaccattt atagacagca taggccgacg atgcggcgct
     9421 gaaattggac acgcccaatg catccacgat gcggcgctta tgctggtcga tggcgctggt
     9481 tgtaataccc aaatcagacg ttgcctgctt tgtggtcatg ccccaatcga acagatccag
     9541 aatctctttt tggcgatccg taaggccatc cactttttct atcaggtagt ccatatgatc
     9601 caacttcacg atgtctataa aggtttcgat ttcgctggcc gcagccatgg aaccaagaag
     9661 caacttgttg ccgccgattg agttgacaat caccttgtct gttccgattc caaaggcccc
     9721 agcttcagca aaaaactcgg ggtttgcaga cttgtccaca atcattgcag cgcacttgtt
     9781 cgcaacgcaa attttgcccg cctgaaagat tggatcatgt ctaaacaaac caacttcaaa
     9841 gtaacgcacc aaccactcat ccgggtagtc actcaaaaga acctccggtg cctccggcgt
     9901 cctacctaca acaaacgcat atccttttga tgcgctcaaa agcctctcaa acaacggttt
     9961 acccccttta ggatacgcaa atatcctagc gcgccgggtt gcttattgca agatcgtgct
    10021 ggtatgcatt gccagcaaaa agaatttcac gttaaagttg tcaccccgag gcacggaata
    10081 tgagcaccag caaaccttac ttagacaagc aaaagaataa gcttattcaa ttgattgccc
    10141 acggcgacag cgccctaatc gagttcattt cgactcagct tcaggattat cgatccggcg
    10201 acggcgaatc tgttccagca gccagtaaac ctcatgaggg ctagcgcgat aggcttcagc
    10261 caatagcgcc ttccgacctt catcaaacgg gttttcaaat tcaagttcgg cctcaaattc
    10321 aaggccaaag aacgtcatta tcttttcaac gctatccggg cttagctttt cactacgccc
    10381 atcaagaaac ttgttgaggg tatgcttgga taagccaatg gcctcggaac ccgaggttgg
    10441 gttcagaccc gctttctgca agcgcaagcc aacattttgg cgaactcgat tccaatccac
    10501 aacctattcc ctcgacctta tggacctaaa agatactaag gaaatacccc aacaaaaaca
    10561 acgtgtagtt ttctgcactc cccatttata gcgagtgggg atattttttt gcttgtttag
    10621 gataatcaaa tatcctacaa gatatcctta ttgataggag gatagaaatt gacacctagc
    10681 cgagccataa aaacaaagag tttccagccc caaggcactc aacgaaaagt tgagcaggaa
    10741 cttgccccat tgaaagatca gagcgagaca tcccgccgtg cgggacggac gctcaaagag
    10801 cgaatccaag atcacgccaa cctgatcgga cagacccgac cggccccgct gatcctgatc
    10861 gacgcgctgc cgggaaaggg cgcgtgatgt ctgccctgcc caaattcgcc cgcttctgga
    10921 tggtctgccg caagccgacc ggtccacatt ccaaaaccga accccgtgcg cggtattcaa
    10981 cctttgatga cgccatggcc gacgcagcca aactgtcccg cgaaaacgac gcgcagttcc
    11041 ttgttctcga aaccgttgcc gtcgcccgcc caggcgatgc ccagcaggag tcgctgtttt
    11101 gaaccttcct atcaatttcg accgtatgac cccctcaacc ggcagcctgt atgccggtct
    11161 actggtcagg ggcgcgctgc tcgccgcctc tggccacttt tcccgaattc gtcggtgggc
    11221 cacgtccgcc acggggctgc gcagctttgc cactcatgga aagaaaggcc cacccgcgca
    11281 accaaacccc gtggccacgt tcaagcttta cgcactgctg cgccgcccag acggccagat
    11341 gaaaacggta gaggtctcaa tccccaaaac cacgcccacg ccgcgcgttg aggccgcagc
    11401 acattgggaa gtctacgccc accccgaggc caaggcgttc gcggatgaca tgaaattcac
    11461 catagaacag gtctcgatcc ggccccggca caatcaccac ctgcgcaccg aggctgacaa
    11521 actggtctgt caccacaaca agcgcctgca gcttgaacac ctcagacgcg cagaagccaa
    11581 cgcacggtgg gcgaaatgaa cgaactgccc atgatcatcg acagctttgc cggtggcggc
    11641 ggggccagca cgggcattga aatggcgttg ggccgcagcc cggatgtggc gatcaaccac
    11701 gacccgcgcg ccctgtccat gcatgaggcc aaccaccccg agacaatcca cttggatagc
    11761 aatatctggg acgtggaccc gctgaacgtc acacagggcc gacacgttgg cctgctctgg
    11821 gccagcccgg attgcaagca cttcagcaag gccaaaggtg gcgcaccccg agaccgcaac
    11881 atccgtgatc tggcgtgggt tgtggtcaaa tgggccgaag aggcaaagcc cgatgtcatc
    11941 ttgctggaaa acgttgaaga gttccgcaca tggggtccaa tctgtgacgc tggcaagcct
    12001 atcagcgggc ttgaaggcac cacctatgaa ctgtgggtca agcgcctgcg caaagccggt
    12061 tacaaggtcc agtggcgtga actgcgcgcc tgcgattatg gcgcacccac cattcgcaaa
    12121 cgctttttca tggtggcccg ccgcgatggt cgccccattg tctggcccaa gccgacccat
    12181 ggcgacccca acagccgggc ggtacagacc ggcaagctgc tgccgtggcg caccgctgcg
    12241 gaaatcatcg actggtcaat cccctgcccg tccatctttc tgacaccgga acaggccaag
    12301 gaatggggca aggccaatgg ccagcacccg cccaagcgcc cgctggcaaa gaacaccctg
    12361 aaacgcattg cgcgcggcat acagcgctat gtcatcgatg cgaaagaacc gttctttgtc
    12421 acctatggac agcacggcgg tgccagcaga tccgcagttg atccactgca taccgtgacg
    12481 gccagcatca aagatcagaa cgcgcttgtg gtgccgacac tgattcaaac cggctacgga
    12541 gaacgcaagg gccaggctcc acgcgtcccc ggtctggaca agcccattgg cacaatggtt
    12601 gcgggcggcg caaagcacgc cttggtggcc gcgtttctgg cgcaacacaa tgcagggccg
    12661 aacaacgtca acctgtcagg caggcccgcc acagcgcccc tgtccacact gaccacgaca
    12721 ggggcacagc agcagatcgt agccgcgcac ctgatgaaca tgcacggcac ccagcgcagc
    12781 gcccgcgagc tgaacgaccc gcacccaacc atctgcgcag gcggtggcca cggggccttg
    12841 gtcgcagcct tcctgcacaa atactacggg acaggcgaag gacaggttgc aaacgaaccc
    12901 cttcacaccc tgaccaccaa agaccgcttc ggcttggtga cagtggaaat caacggggcg
    12961 acctacgcca ttaccgacat ctgcatgcgg atgctcacag cccgcgaaca attccgggcg
    13021 caggggttcc ctgacacata cgaaatcgac cggggcgcgg atgggtcacg catgaccaag
    13081 aaagagcaga cccgcatgtg tggcaacagc gtgcccccgg acatcgccga cgcgctggcc
    13141 cgcgccaact gcgcccattt gatcgaacag gcaggtgccg catgacctac cacccgcgcc
    13201 gcaccccgtt cgctgaaatg tcgctgcccg cacaggctgg catcctctgc cactgtccac
    13261 agttccaacg cttcgcggcc acccgctgcg gcgcaccatc cgaaaccttc aacgccagcg
    13321 ccgccgccga atacctgcgg caagcctgcc agatcgaaag ccgccgcgac ctgtccagcg
    13381 acagcgccgc ccaacaaaga ttccagatca tgcgcaccga gttcgacgca tggaccgggc
    13441 ggattgcccg cccccgcaat tgaaaggaac cacgatgcaa gcccttcgca tatcgaatgc
    13501 cgcacgcggc ccgcttgaac agaaccgcat cgacgccagc ccatcaacgg ccctgctggc
    13561 tctgttggca gcaattgcgg ccttcctgct gctggtgctt tttgcccctg cggcgaacgc
    13621 cgaacggctt gtgattgaac ccggctccgc atggtctgat ggcggctatg ttcggcaata
    13681 tgtccgcaag cgcaacaagg tggacgccgt ggaaattcgc ggcagttgca tttcatcctg
    13741 caccgtattt ctgagccatg agaacgtatg cgtttcccgc aaggcccggt tcggctttca
    13801 cgcgctcagc tatcgcggtg ccatcgcatc tgccgccgtt cagcaggact acgccttcaa
    13861 cctgctggga agtcccgatc tgggccagtg gttccttgct ggaccagccc acgaaagaaa
    13921 gcgcgtcatt tttctcaacg gcagcgctgt gattgacgcc tttggtttcc gggaatgcga
    13981 agcctaaagc catcactgaa acaaccaccc tttaaccgca ccgaaaggaa ccgtcacgtg
    14041 atgaccaaac gcaaaaacac cgatgaggca cagaccatcg cagaacgcga cccctacgcc
    14101 atccacggcc ttgaacagat gttgacgctg tttgacggcg gcgacttcat caaggaattc
    14161 aagagcgatc accgcgcgct gctgcagaag atgcaggaac atattgaaga gtacggccag
    14221 aaagcggcca aaggctcttt cacgctgacc gtgtcttacg aactgaacgg cgcaggcgat
    14281 ctgggaatga gcgccagcgc agcattcaag gaacccacca agcccgcaag caaggccggg
    14341 gcctatgtgg accagaacgg gcagatgacc ctgtacagcc caatgatgaa gcgcatgcac
    14401 agcggcgtgc gtgacgtcac cccgcacgac ccggaaacgg gcgaagtgcg cgacgtttaa
    14461 ccccgaaaac ctcaacccgc caatcaaagg aaactgacca tggcaggaga aaagcagaac
    14521 accgttattt cggtaacgga aaacccggca gaaaccatgc gcgaagtaat ggaaaccatc
    14581 ggtttggccg aacaaatcgc gcacccagat agtgttggcg gcacaacctt taccgaccca
    14641 catcttgttt cgctgccgga aaaacggcgc gttgaagacc tgaccgccta ccaccggcaa
    14701 gcggcggaat acctgaagcc cgcccgacgc aagggcacag cccgctttga cgatctggcc
    14761 agcatcatcg catgggccaa ccgcttcaag ggcgacacat ccgccctgtt cgccaaaccg
    14821 gacatgaagg ccccaaccct gacctgcatt gcagattatc atgcaagcgg cccggtcgat
    14881 gtcgaaaacg aggaaggcga ccccagcgcc cgccactgcc accacaaggc ggtttacagc
    14941 ttcccgctgt ccgaagaatg gaaggcgtgg atgggcattt caggccagcc gctggataag
    15001 gacgaaatgg gcgagtttat cgaagcccag gctaaagacg tgttcgaccc cacccccgcc
    15061 attctgaagg gcaacatcag cgacaagatc cagccttggg aaacccgcct gattgaaacc
    15121 gcccagaaga ttgaaggacg ctatgggcaa cttacccaac tgctggccat gtccaagcag
    15181 tttcaggtgc atgagaccag caatctgacc gtcaagacca accgggacac cggcgaacaa
    15241 gaggtgcagt tcctgaacga acacaaggca ccggacggca agccgctgaa catcccaaac
    15301 ctgatcatca tcgcgattcc ggtgttcatg ggcggcgcac ctttccgcat gccggtgcgg
    15361 ttccggtatc gcaagattgg cgggcaggtg aagttcatct tgtcggtcta caaccccgaa
    15421 aaggcattcg aactggcatt cacagaagct gttgaacagg caaccgagga aaccggactg
    15481 ccaaccttca tgggatcccc cgaaatctga attctctttc tggcccttgg aaacaggggc
    15541 cagcgacgga catcaagaag gaccaccatg acacacaaac tcatcccccc agccgtgaag
    15601 gtctgcgatg cccttacacc cctgacctcg ggaaagctgc cgcaagagat tcttgttctc
    15661 aacccggaaa ccgtcgcggt catcgctgaa atcgacggcg ttgattacgt cctgaccatg
    15721 aaccgagtgc ctcggcagcg accaagacca gcaacacaat aggaaccgcg tgatgagcaa
    15781 cctgaccaag atcgaatgga cggaacggac atggaacccg attgtgggct gcagtctggc
    15841 atcccccggc tgcaccaact gctacgccat gcgcgcggct tatcgcatgt cgaagaaccc
    15901 caaaacgccg caatattggg gcagcgccaa actggcgaac ggcaagcccg tgttcaccgg
    15961 cagactgaca ttggctgaaa atgttctgct ggacccgctc aagcgcagga cgcccaccac
    16021 ctatttcgtc aacagcatgg gcgatctgtt ccacaaagac atgccagaag agtggatcga
    16081 ttgggtgttt gcggtcatgg tcgcctgccc tcagcacaca tttcaggtgc tgaccaagcg
    16141 tgcagatcgg atgcgggaat acctaagctg gccgcaccga tggcgcgcag tctacaacgc
    16201 aggcattgcg ttggacctct gggccgcgcg acaaaagcct gcgtggccac tgaaaaacgt
    16261 ttggtttggc gtgtcggtcg aagatcagaa gcgcgctgaa gaacgcatcc ccgatctgct
    16321 ggccgcgccc gccgcgatcc gcttcatcag tgctgagcca ctgttggggc cgattgatct
    16381 gtccaacgtc tgcaacgggc aatatttcgc aaattggctg gccggaacca aatggcacga
    16441 cagccccggc cttagcaaac tggaacgcgg tggaccctgc attgatcagg tcatctgcgg
    16501 cggtgaaagc ggcccgaacg cgcgccccat gcacccggat tgggcgcgca gcctacggga
    16561 ccagtgcaag gccgctggta cggcgttttt ctttaaacag tggggagtgt ggtccgttga
    16621 aatcgaccgg gacaaggaag atcctgactg gcgcgcgaac tattccaaag ctgaccgacc
    16681 cggatgggcc atcctgaacc ttgaaggcgg caccggcttt cacggcgagc gggtttgcct
    16741 gatgcgccgg acaaccaagg aaaaggctgg tcgcctgctg gacggtcagg aatggaacca
    16801 gacacccaag agggcagcgg catgaactgg tacgcccaac agcgccagaa ctggattggc
    16861 gaaatgctgc ggatttatgg cttcatcaat cgccgccaca tcaccgcgaa attcggctgt
    16921 tccgcagtgc aggctggaca tgacctgacg gccttccagg catcaaacac gggctgggtc
    16981 cagtacgaca accgccgcaa atcctacgtc aacacaaccg aaaaggggca aggcacatga
    17041 tcccgattcc agcgatcctc tatgacttcc tgccgccgtt ctggaaggcg ttttaccacc
    17101 ccatccgcgc cgttcgatac agcggatccc gcaccaactg aaaggaccgc cattgatgcc
    17161 ccgcaatatc tctttcgcca tgaccacaag ccaagtccag gaccgcagca aggacgtgac
    17221 acgccggttc ggctggtggt ttctgaaacc cggtgatcgg ctcaacggcg tcaagaaggc
    17281 catggggctg cgcaagggtg aacggatcga acggctgtgt ctgatcgaag ttgtgtccgt
    17341 gcgccgcgaa ccgctgaacg ccatcacgca agctgacgtg atccgcgaag gctttcccga
    17401 ctggacgccc gagcaattcg ttgagtttct ggccagccac aagcgctgcg agccgaccga
    17461 gccggtcaac cgtatcgaat tcaagtatct ggattgagga caacaacatg ccaattgtca
    17521 cacaagaatg gacccacaaa ctcacatgca tgcagcaaac ggttctgctg acagcggtgc
    17581 gcggcccgga tggcgttgcg aagtaccacc cctgcaagtt cctgatccgc tggtttcgcc
    17641 gctgcgttct gttgggcgca ttggatcaca acgttttcga gaacccatat gacccgcgcg
    17701 gcggatcatt caccggcccc agctacgaat ggcctccggg tctggaccac gactggacag
    17761 cgcaaatgaa cgccgtcgta gaacgctacc tgcaaagcct cgacgaactg ccgcaccact
    17821 tccaactgca cctgatgcac gcagccgaaa tcattggcta caagcatccg aacctgaaaa
    17881 tccgcgactg gtggaattgg ctctatctgg aactggtgaa ggacatgcac ttgtcacccg
    17941 agacagaggc cgaactagac tttcgactag gcgacagtga agcgcagtgg cgcgccacta
    18001 gttccgaagc gacgcaggcg taaggaacct cccccatgtc catgatgcca cccaccggat
    18061 cgttcataat cgacaacggc aagtcgcccg aggattggtg tgacgttctg gccgagcgtg
    18121 gcatcgacat aagcccgcgc agcctgcggg aaaaagcccg cgcccatgag gcttgccata
    18181 tcattggccg ggcgatgatt atcacaccgc aacagcttga tgttattttg gagaattgct
    18241 tatgccgctc gaagcctaca aacggggcaa ggtctggtgg gtcaagggcc gggtcgaata
    18301 caacgggctt gccatcacag actactaccg gtgcagcact ggcgcatcta cagaagcggg
    18361 cgcaaaagac tggatcaggg ccgaagaaga caggcagatc cgttgtcacg tccttggaga
    18421 agaatcggcg ctgacctttg ctgatgcggt gatgctctac ccggccaaac ccgccgaggc
    18481 gaagttcctg atcccgattg tcgaacagat cggcgctgaa ttcgtccaca aggtcacgcc
    18541 agagcaggtg cgcgatcttg gcccgatcct ctaccccaaa gcctcaaccg acacgtggaa
    18601 gcgccagatc atcacgccgg tttcggctgt gatcaacaac gcccatgaca ggggcaaatg
    18661 ccacccgata cgaatccgat cctacacatc ccagcagcgc ttggatcagg acaagaaacg
    18721 cggcaagcag agcagacccg agcgcaaggc gggaagctgg gagtggatca gggcggtgca
    18781 gccgcacgcg aatccgtatg tggcggctgg gctggaattc atgtttgaaa ccggcgtgcg
    18841 ggtctcgcaa ctggtggcga ttgaaccaaa gcactgcgat ctgcaaaacg ggcgcgtcaa
    18901 gatcatcgcc tcgaaaggcc acccggaaca atgggtatcg atatccaccg cgctggtggt
    18961 gaccatggcc aatctcaagc ccagagaacc gcataaccgc cgccaccatt acaagctgcc
    19021 caagcgcatg tttggctatg ccgatcgatc cggcttcacc gccgcgctgc gcacggcctg
    19081 caaagttgcc ggggtcgaat atctcagccc gcaccaggcc gggcggcacg ggttctacac
    19141 cgaattgcgg gtgcgccaag gcgtcgatcc ggtcacagcc gccaaggcgg ggcgctggtc
    19201 gaacccggca ctaccggaca aaatctatgc ccatgtggaa ggtgatgacc gcgaaatgcg
    19261 ggaccggatt cgtacagggg ccgtacagcc gctgaacgca aagcgggtta aggggttgaa
    19321 aaagtgatgg aatttggtgt ttctatttcc ccttggtaag ggagaggtcg agagttcaat
    19381 tctctccagc agcaccatga tttcctcatc attctcaaaa acttacgaaa accaactgct
    19441 tgcgcctgct agctcctaca caggagtctt aggcattgac cccagccttg cttaaaccgg
    19501 tcaacaacaa aaaaatagat atacttcgct gtaacgcgtg ttccaacgga cctgaaggga
    19561 atcatcggtc gtgctgaagt gtcaaagtca ctccgcatca aggacgcagc aaagtcaaaa
    19621 gagagaaata ccacctaaca cgcgtagcct caaaaacgtt gcgcgcccct tcgggcaaag
    19681 cctgaacggc tcccctttga gaaaatcgcc gtactttctc gatattgtaa ttccgcctat
    19741 tggaagtgtt ggagaataag ccggttgaac ctcagttaag attgcctgta agcggcaggt
    19801 taacgataaa cacctcggtc tagtgtcgct aacagataaa cgctcggcag ggatgaactg
    19861 cacgcagtgc tgcccaaaat cctagatgga atgaaacgcg acaataacca gtaactcgaa
    19921 aacaagttgc ggtttctaag actgcaaaaa tagcgtggcg gtcaaactca aaaaccgtac
    19981 aacccaagct atctaatagt cgcagcaaat ctcactgttt ccgtatcaac acctgtcgac
    20041 cgaactcaaa ttatcagtaa gcggcagcac gggattggca tgccgacagc ttcacttctg
    20101 attcgacacc atgtaaccta cgtttgttca aggtgcgcaa tgctccaagt gcccctaaag
    20161 cgctgacaat aagaagcaat cctgcaggga gcgggacagg cgaagggctg gcgacataag
    20221 gagcgctttg ataggttgcg ttacccaagc gcctaccagt cgcgtcaaga agaaccgcaa
    20281 gattggaaaa gctgaagttt tcaatcgtac caaattccgc tgtggcaata attgaaccat
    20341 taggacccgc agagggcgta tctatgtaca taccacctcc acttgctgcg aaaggaagta
    20401 cccttgatcc gactacactg ccggtaagcc cgggtccgga gtagactgtt acgcgcagtt
    20461 ggtttgctgc aaacggtgat gcgctccaat acacatcata aatatcaaaa gtggtgccag
    20521 agctaaaatc caccgctaga ccctcagtgg ggctcaaagt cgccgcagac gaaaccgacg
    20581 caaaaattga aaaaagtgct gatagagcac agacgaacac acccctcatt ttgcccccca
    20641 aaaacctgaa aacctactat gaaagattgg caaaaagtat gcctgaacac catgcaatta
    20701 gcaacgctac atctcgcgct catttgcccg gcattgtgca tatctagccc ttccatgcgc
    20761 agtcagagtt tcggagagct gaggcagttt cgcaacgaat gagacctgtt acagtatacg
    20821 tttcaggtcg aagaaacgcg ccacgttgta gcctgacgtg cggattcgac agcaagaaac
    20881 cgatcaaggt ctggatatcc gaatggctgc agtcaatccg gacgactact tctctgacgg
    20941 atcgctttcg gcgtagtctc gcaggcggtc gacgtctgcg atctcagcgt ggttgcggtt
    21001 gatcttcaca ccaacggtct tgagccgcga aaaggcgcgg ctcaggcttt ccggcttcat
    21061 ccccagacgc ccggcaatca gcatcttgtc atagggcaat tccacgtcgc aagcttgggc
    21121 atcggtgtcg cacaggctca gcaagaactc ggccacccgc tgcgcgcctg tctgggcttt
    21181 tagttgctcc agttgcgcca ccagcgcatg cagatgggta aaggtcgagg ccaagatcga
    21241 tacgccgatc tcagggtctt ccttcatcag cgacagtaac aacgggctgg ggatatgcat
    21301 gatttcgcag gccgacaccg cctcggcaga gacaggatag ggaacgttcc gcagcgcaac
    21361 cgcctcacca aagctttcac cgcgtgtaaa gacactcacc accgcctcgg ccccggtggg
    21421 cgacatacgg aacagcttga cccaacccgc cagcaccacg tgtacggcct tggctttttc
    21481 ttcctgcagg aaaatcgtct cgccgcgatc atagctgcgc cagattgcat ggctgagcag
    21541 agtatcgaca tgctgatccg gcaagctctt gagcaggagc gattgccgcg cgattgcttt
    21601 ttgcgcttcg tgagccaaga aggttcccct tttccctagt cgatcttctg accggtacat
    21661 ccttcgggtt caggctatgc caaagctgcg cccaacgcac cagtcttttc cgaggtcaac
    21721 ttgacaatag tcatgtcgct tcgggcacga cgctcctaat ctcgccccaa agccagtatt
    21781 ccggggagcc agaaagatga actacgagcg atttttcagc caaagcctcg atagtttgcg
    21841 ggaagaagga aactatcgcg tcttcatcga tctgcaacgt cgctgcggat ccttcccaaa
    21901 tgcgcgccaa accgatggac aggtgcagcg ggacgtgcgg atttggtgct cgaacgatta
    21961 cctgggcatg ggccaacacc ctgccgtgat ttcagccatg catgacgcgc tggaccgctg
    22021 cggcgcaggc gcgggtggca cgcggaacat ctcgggcacc acccatgatc acgtactgct
    22081 ggaatccgaa ctggctgatc tgcacggcaa agaagcagcg ctgctgttca cctcgggata
    22141 tgtttcgaac tgggctgccc ttggcaccct tgcttccaaa atccccggac tgattgtgtt
    22201 ttcagatgcc ctgaaccacg cctcgatgat cgaaggcatc cgccactcac gcgctcaaaa
    22261 ggtcatctgg aaacacaacg atttagagga tcttgaggcg aaactggccg ctgctgatcc
    22321 cgatgcgcca aagatgatcg catttgagtc ggtctattcg atggatggag acatcgcgcc
    22381 gatcaaagag atttgtgatc tggccgacaa atacgacgcc atgacctatc tggatgaggt
    22441 ccacgccgta ggtctctatg gtccgcgtgg tggcggtatc gccgaacgcg aaggtctgat
    22501 ggatcgactg accgtgatcg aaggtaccct gggcaaagcc ttcggtgtgg tcggtggcta
    22561 tatcgctgct tcggccgcgt tgtgtgattt cgtacgcagc tttgccagcg ggttcatctt
    22621 tacaactgcc ctgcccccct caatcgcagc tggcgctgcg gcctcgatcc ggcacctgaa
    22681 acagtcgagt gccgaacgca atctgcaaaa ggcccgcgtg gcgcaggtgc gcgcccgtct
    22741 tgacgccgag ggcatcccgc atcttcccaa ccccagccac atcatccccg tgatggtcgg
    22801 tgatccggtc aaatgcaaat tcatttcgga cacactgctg gaagagtttg gcatctatat
    22861 ccagccgatc aactatccca ccgttcccaa aggaaccgag cgcctacgga ttacgccgtc
    22921 tccggttcac accgacgccg atatcggcca cttggtcaat gctctgtcgg ccctctggca
    22981 acggtgccag atagcgcgca tgccgatggc cgcccaataa ccaaagcgcc ccttgcttgg
    23041 aaacctgccg ccctttcggg gcggcttttt tctttctcag atcaggtaga ggccgaagat
    23101 cagcaccgca aaccccgtca gaaccatggt gaagccgcgc agccaagacg ggctggtagc
    23161 aaggtccagg taatgggcta ggataatgcg ggatttggcc agcgctagaa tcagaatccc
    23221 accgcccaga acttcggacg gcaacggcat tgtggtcagc accgccgacc caaggctaag
    23281 caccaacaga gctagccagg cccgtgtgag agtgtttgcg atcatttccc tcaccccaac
    23341 aggtagataa cggggaacag catgatccag accagatcaa ccatgtgcca gaactgggca
    23401 cctgcctcaa tattgcgggg atcatcccgc cacgcgacca gcagcaaaat gccaaccccg
    23461 gccagcacat gcgcggcgtg aaaaccggtc agcaagtagt agaacagaaa gaacgggtgc
    23521 gtttcgtatc cgatcccctg cgcagctttg tccgcgtact ccgtgccttt tatgatcagg
    23581 aacaccacgc ccagcagggc agcgccaaac aaagcaaaac gcgcagctcc gcgccgggaa
    23641 gcctgccgcc agtgcagcgc ctgcgccgcc agatagccag acgtgaccaa aacagcggtg
    23701 ttgaacgccg cgccggtgcg atgcaaatgc gactgcgcct cggcaaagcc caccggatcg
    23761 gtcaggcgca cgcccataaa ggcgatcatc ccggcgccga agaccagcaa ttccgagatg
    23821 atcagaaccc acatcagcaa ctcgcccgga agctcgtcga tcagagaggt atcgctcatg
    23881 cgccgaccag ttggcggtag atctgcggca aggccatcgt cagacgatgc gggtcgggga
    23941 taacagcaaa accgccttgc ccgaacatac gcgggaacca gcttttgcca gtcttgtcga
    24001 tggtaacgcc aaagaccgat tgtccggccc ggcgcgcctc aagaacagct tggcgtgtgt
    24061 cttcgattcc gtggcggccc tcataatggt ccagatcgtt cggtttgcca tcggtgatca
    24121 ccagcagcag gcggcgctta cgagattgct tggccagatc ggcagaacaa tgacggatcg
    24181 cagcgcccaa ccgcgtgtag tgccccggcc gcagcgacgc gatgcgctgt tcgacggtgc
    24241 tgcccatcgg ctcgtcaaac cgtttgcagc gttgcacata aacgcgctgg cgtttcagag
    24301 agctgaaggc atggatggca aaatcgtcac cgcaggcatt caggccccag gccaaggcgg
    24361 ccagcgcctc acgttcgaca tcaatcacgg cgcggcctgt gacggcgctt tcggtagaac
    24421 ggctgacatc cagcacaatt gacaccgcca gatcgcgcgc cactgggcgg gactgcatcc
    24481 agatgcgttc gttgccctca ccactggcca tcctgtcggt ttcggcgcgt acggcggctt
    24541 cgatatccag ctgatctcca tccagatggc cgcgcgtcat cacccgaccg gggcgcaggg
    24601 cctcgaactg gcgtttcact gcgcgaattc ggcgggcggt ggcggggtct ttgccaaact
    24661 cggcggcgtc ttcgcggatc tcggcatccg agagtagaac gttgacgtga tcgggcaggt
    24721 attggcctgt acgcacatcc cattcgggat agaggatacg gcctgacaaa cgttcgcgat
    24781 tcacgtcttc gggggcaagg tccagatgca gcttcagctt ggtcggtggc gccttggaga
    24841 tttgccccaa gccgatttct tcctgatcgt cggcagcctt cttcgcgttg tcgggatcgt
    24901 catcgtcgat gcgtcggttg atgttcagga actcggccca gctgagaatg gcctcaaact
    24961 tatgcagaat aaaactgtcg ctgcggttgg cctgatccga tttgcggcgg cgtgcgcggt
    25021 gggttttctc actggattct tcaggtggac cttcggtttc ggggttttcg acctcgttat
    25081 gttccgaaaa cccaaccgcg cgcagttctg gccacagggg gaccgggcgc atcggttgat
    25141 agccacgcgg ggcgaaaagg tcatcgtcca gcgtcagcat ctgttcagcc cggtccgaca
    25201 gcggcgcagg gtcccccagc atgtgacgga caagctcttc aaccgtagcc tcaaccggtg
    25261 gcaggcccgg gatgtcgcgg tgatgcagaa cacctttgca aagctcggtg taaagtgggc
    25321 gcagtccagg agcgtcatcc agcgtcgtct cgaccatgct ctgcgccgcg atcagcgcgt
    25381 gcacgtcggc gcgcagcgga tcgttctcgt caattcgggt tccggcatgg gcagcggcgg
    25441 aggcgagcca gacataaagc gcgccattcg cctcgcgcgc gggaaaaaca gccagccgat
    25501 ccggcaggcg caatacctct ccatcgaacg aggcgcgcgg catcagttca gcctcggttg
    25561 ccagcttgcg acgccagctt aaccggtggc gtgaaacctc gggcgagacc gggcgcaatt
    25621 caacgcccgg actaccccca agtccccgga agaggactgc cagccgcccc gcgacctctg
    25681 agaggtcgac cgcggctcca acatgcacct caggtgcatc gagacggctg gcaagggtgt
    25741 gccacagttt cccgatcgtt tcttcgggtt cccatggctc aaattcgatc ctgaccatcg
    25801 gcgggcctca cccaaagaca gccgtgacaa gatcgaggag cccgcgtttg atatcctcgt
    25861 catcagtcag aggttcgatc attgcggcaa ggatggcgcg gtcggtcgac atgccctgtg
    25921 cgatcagcgt cgcggcataa acgaccaagc gggtggaaac gccttcctca agatcctgac
    25981 ccttgagccc gcgcagcttg ttcgccaacc ggatcagcgg cttgcagcgc tcaggcgcca
    26041 gcccgctttc ctgagcaaca acttcggcct ccatctcggg cgacgggaag tcgaactcga
    26101 gagagatgaa ccgttgccgg gtcgagggtt tcagggtttt caggatattc tggtatccgg
    26161 ggttgtacga ggcgaccagc ataaaaccgg gtgcggcctc aagttcttcg cctgtgcggt
    26221 cgatcggcag tatgcgccgg tcatcggtca gtgggtgcaa cacgacggtc acgtctttgc
    26281 gggcttcgac cacctcatca aggtagcaga tcgcgccttc gcggaccgcg cgggtcaagg
    26341 gaccatcaac ccagacggtt tcgccacctt tcagcaggta gcgcccgatc aggtcggcgg
    26401 cggcaaggtc atcgtggcag gccacggtat atagcggacg accaaggcgg gcggccatat
    26461 gggccacaaa gcgggtcttg ccgcagcccg tcggcccctt cagcagaacc ggtaggtcgt
    26521 tgttgtaagc ggcggtgaac acatcgcatt catcacgctg gggcaggtag aagggggcgt
    26581 cagccgcccc cgttcccatg tttcttgagc cgtccatctt catgactccg ctgcgacgtg
    26641 gtcaggatcg ttttccagcc ggtcgcgttc gatcgggccg ggttcaacca tctctttccg
    26701 gggcacccag atcgagtaga tgaacaaaag cgcaccgagg acaacgacaa caccggaacc
    26761 aagacgcatc cagtagaaga tcgcgatctg gtcttgcacg tccatgaagt agtcaccgac
    26821 cacacgttgc atgtgcgttt gcacggtacc gccgaaggtc agcacgaagg tcataaagac
    26881 catgccgctg gtcatcagcc agaacgaacc catgttcagt acctgattgt acgggtcacg
    26941 gttcttcagg attggcatcg catagctgaa gattgccagg ttgaggcaga catatgcacc
    27001 gtagaaggcc aggtggccgt gggctgcagt gatctgcgta ccgtgggtat agtagttcac
    27061 cccgtgcagc gtgtgcagga agccccagac accggcaccg aagaaggcaa gcgtggcaca
    27121 gcccagcgac cacagcagcg cggccttgtt ggggtggtca cgacgacctt tccagaccat
    27181 gacgaaggca aaggccatca tcgcgaagaa tgggataact tcgaggctcg agaagatcga
    27241 accgatccac tgccagtacg cgggtgtacc gatccagtag taatggtggc ctgtgccaag
    27301 gatgcccgag aacagcgcgg cggcgacgat gacgtaaagc catttttcga cgatctcacg
    27361 gtccacaccg gtcagcttca gcatcaggta agccaggatc gaggccatga tcagttccca
    27421 cacgccttca acccacaggt ggacgacata ccaccagtat tgtttgtcca aggccaggtt
    27481 gcccgggttg tagaaggcaa acaggaacag cagcgccaga ccccacagac ccaacaaaag
    27541 gatgttggtg atcgcggtct ttttaccctt cagaacggtc atcgacacgt tgtaaaggaa
    27601 gatcagcgcg gccacgacga tgcctgcctt gacccatttg ggttgttcaa ggaactcgcg
    27661 cccctctttg cccagcagcc aattgccttc gaaaaggttg aagacgtagg tcacaaccac
    27721 gcccaatgta ccgaccacca gaatgatcag ctgcaaatag gctaacttgg gtgaatgtat
    27781 ttcacgctca gattcttccg ggatcaggaa gtaagccgcc ccgaagaagc ccaggatcag
    27841 ccagacgatc agcgagttgg tgtgcagcat ccgcacgatg ttgaacggca gaagctcact
    27901 caggaagttt gggaacacat agatcaaacc ggccagcagg ccgccgatca cctggatcgc
    27961 aaacagggcc attgccaccg caaagtaggc gtaggcgatt ttttgggatt cgtatttcat
    28021 ttctccgttc cctttctcag ccggcctcgt tgggcggcca gccctgagcg tcgatattgt
    28081 ccgtccagat caggaagttg gtcagatcgc ggagctcttc gtcgctgagg ttgaattgtg
    28141 gcatctgccg acgaccggga atgccggtcg gctgcgcctc catccagcct ttaagggatt
    28201 caaaggccga ttccgggtcg tcgaggacgc cccaccgagt cattacgtta gcgacttcgg
    28261 gggcaaagta ggccccttca cccagaatcg tatgacagtt gatacaggcg tgtttttccc
    28321 agacgtgttt gccgcgaacc acactttcat cgagctttgc cgaattctcg gaattcacga
    28381 tataccagtg tgaatgggcc gacagggcca agaatatgag gataaagaac agtgacccgc
    28441 catagaatat gttgcgggcc atgctcttgg tcatgacttc tcgcattgcg ctctcctttg
    28501 cgcagattag ctagtctgaa caccatggcg gctgggccat ggtgtctcct taacgaaagt
    28561 caagactggc cgaagtaatt gaaattcatc ccgcccgggc tgcgcgggga cctgtcaggg
    28621 cgggccacat tgcaatcagg tacagcgcaa aggcgcagac ccacaggcca tcggacagca
    28681 gcatcgccac catatagcct gcgttcaggt ccgctccgat ccagcgcgac agagctgcca
    28741 cggccatcag cccataggcg acaaccattg gaacgggtgc gatcaacgca cgaccgctgt
    28801 gacccagcgc agcgcggctc atgaccgcca gggtcatgcc gccgacgcaa ccgatgccca
    28861 gaacatgcag ggcggcgact tcattaccca ggcccagcac cgaaagcccc cagagaatca
    28921 gcccaagcgc cagcattcca agccccagat gcagcgccag cagaatcggt tgccgcacag
    28981 cccagcgtgc gcgccagcgt gccatgcgca atacctgcac cgcgcccaat gcaagtgcaa
    29041 ccaccccggc caccggcccg gcgccaaaca ccaaaacgct cagcggcaga atcaaggcca
    29101 gaatcatacc cgccttatcc aagacagcga ccgacaccgg ccagtccgcc tcaggcacgc
    29161 cttcgcgctt catggcattg cgggtgaagg ccggcgtgat ccgcccgccc aagatggcaa
    29221 tcattgcaca caagctcagc agccctgcgc gcaacccggt ttgcaacgtg tccgccgtga
    29281 cctccatcca ttccagatga gtcatcaggt ccgcgaccca gatcaggctg agcaacagca
    29341 ggaaaatcat gttctgcggt tttgggcgac ggatcagctg agtcaggatt ttggctgcca
    29401 aaacaggcac aaaggccaga tcgaccatcg caaccaacac tggcggcagc atcccggaaa
    29461 accacatggc catccgaccc gccagccaca gcccggcggc cagtgcgata aagcgtgcgc
    29521 gcgcctcggg cgcgccggtc cagttgggca cagccgtcag aaaaaacccg cccagcgcgg
    29581 cggtggcata gccaaagatc atctcgtgcg cgtgccacat cggtggcgtc atgccataat
    29641 ccggcgccat gtagggcacc gccagccaca gcccccaaac cagccccaca aacaggccgt
    29701 aaagaccggc ggacagaaag aaaacacgaa acgcctcacc aagaacacgg gcgacgattg
    29761 cgggcatggc tgctctcctt gacggttttc taagccctag cagcgaagct gaaacggcga
    29821 cttaaccaaa atcaaaacgt tggaaaacat gcccctaaga ttcagatttt tccgcgattt
    29881 tttcgcgatt tttccagttg ccaccccgaa ttgcacccct tgtgttgact ttcgtcaagg
    29941 agtgctatcg cgcgatgctc cacccttggg agtgcctcac cacgcaaatg gagagtgatc
    30001 atgtcacttg gaatcagcta caacaaaact ggccgcgcct ttggggccgg tttggcgatg
    30061 ctgctgggca gcgtcgctgc accagccttc gccgaagagc caaccctcag cgaggaagcg
    30121 tttgaatcat ccaaacagct ttatttcgaa caatgcgcag gctgtcacgg cgttctgcgc
    30181 aaaggcgcca caggcaagag tcttgaacca cattggaaga aaaccgcagc cgacgggacc
    30241 gtgaccgaag gcggaaccct tgcactcggg caggaacgtc ttgagaaaat catcgcctgg
    30301 ggtaccgaag gcgggatgaa caacttctcg gacatcatga ccgagcagga aatcaaggat
    30361 atggcgacct acattcagat ggaggccccc aagccgcctg agatgtcgct ggagcagatg
    30421 aaagagaccc gcaaggtcta tgtcgaagaa gccgactacc cgaccgagcc gcttcacggc
    30481 cgcaattggg aaaacttctt cgtcgtcatc gagcgtgacg taggtaaggt ggctgttatc
    30541 gacggcgaca ccaaagaagt gctaacgcac atcccgacag gttacgccgt gcacgttctg
    30601 aaagcatcgg aacaccacag cattaccgag cctgagcacc ccggccgctt ctggtacacc
    30661 atgggccgcg acggcaagat gaccaagatc gacctctggc agaagcccga gaacatgttg
    30721 gtttcggaag tcaagattgc ctatgacgca cgtgacgtgg ccgtttccgg cgacggcaaa
    30781 tacgtcatcg gtggtggtta ctggccgccg cactttgcaa tcgtagatgc ccagacaatg
    30841 gaaccggtca aggttgtatc gacccgcggt gtgaacgtgg acggcgacta tgtggaagag
    30901 gcacgtgtgg ccgcaatcta cacaacgccg aacgagccga cctggatcgt cgcgatcaag
    30961 gaattgggtc agctgtggca ggttgattat accgacctgg ataacctgcg gatcgacaag
    31021 atcgactcgg ccaagttcct gcacgacggg ttctttgacc cgactggccg gtacttccaa
    31081 atcgccgcaa acgcgtcgaa caagatggtt gttgtcgata cccaaaccca caagctggaa
    31141 gcgatgatcg acaccgccgc gttgccgcac cccggtccgg gcgccaactg ggtcgacccg
    31201 aattgcggtc cggtcgctgg cacaacccac cttggtgtcg gtaccgtgac tgtttggggc
    31261 aacgatcccg agaatcgtcc ggatgatgcc tggaaggtct gctacgaagt ggaaaccgat
    31321 ggccccggcc tgtttgttcg gacccacccg aattcggact acatctgggc ggatcagacc
    31381 aagcaccccg agcctgaaat tcagcaatcg gtgcaggtca tctcgaaaga gaccggcgag
    31441 atcgtgaaaa ccatccagat caccgaagat gaaggcagcg ctgccgtaca cttcgagttc
    31501 aacgcggatg gcaccgaggt ctgggtttcc aaatggaacc tgtcggactc gaaagagccc
    31561 aacggtcaga tcgtgatctt cgacgccaag acgctggaag aaatcggtcg catcgaaggg
    31621 ttgtatgccc cgaccggcaa gttcaacgtc tacaaccgct cgaaccacgt cacctgacgg
    31681 gtttgatacc acaaccggaa agggcgggcc cctcgcccgc cctttcctcg tttgacagtt
    31741 cagccaaaca cgcccgcccg acttaccggg ccagtcaata cagccataac ggagcccgga
    31801 tatgacctcc gaaccggata aaaaaccacc gatctggcgc cggtatttcc tgtggggaat
    31861 gcccgtggcc ggaatcgctg ccgcctttgt cggtggcatc atcttctggg gcgggttcaa
    31921 caccgccatg gaagccacca acaccaaaga tttctgtatc tcgtgccacg agatgcgcga
    31981 tttcgtctac gaggaataca caggtacgat ccacgacgtg aaccgttctg gcgtgggcgc
    32041 ggtctgttcc gactgccacg tgcccaagga ctggacccac aagatcatcc gcaagatcaa
    32101 ggcgtccaaa gagctgtatg gcaagatggt cggcaccatc aacacccgcg agaaattcga
    32161 ggccaaacgt gtacacctgg ccatgaacga atgggaacgg atgaaggcca ccgactcgcg
    32221 cgaatgccgc aactgtcacg atttcgaatc gatgatgccg gaattccaga agccccgcgc
    32281 gcgtcagcag cacctgaatg cgatggagat cggccagact tgtatcgact gccacaaggg
    32341 tattgcgcac tcggatgccc gcgaccgggc cgacgaagag tatctggaaa agcttgaaac
    32401 cccgaatccg gacttcatcc gcccgattcc gcccgaatat ttggtcagtc tggagcggat
    32461 cgaggcaaag gaagccgccg aagccgaggc tgaaaaagcc gccaaggcag cgcagcaaga
    32521 ggccgttcag gctcagatcg cagccgcagt tgacgcggcc gtcgctgaag agcgtgccgc
    32581 agcaaacggc gaagaggccg cagcgccctc agacggcggc ggcggcgatg tcccaggcaa
    32641 cgtcgactgg aacgccgtgg ccagcgcgga tctgaaactg ttctaccccg gtcaggcttc
    32701 atttgaatgg gtgcagaatg gcaagttcca tggtggcgcc cgtccgttga caaaaggcgg
    32761 tgatcagtgc tcgacctgtc acgccaagga actggacacg atcggcaaca agattgtggc
    32821 cggtggtgat ctggagccaa cgccgatccc cggcaaacgt ggtgtgatcg acgcaaccgt
    32881 tcaggccgca catgacgacg agaacctgta tatccgcttg caatggccgg atgcaggcca
    32941 caacccggca ccgttcgtgg atggtggcaa gatggacccc gacaaccaga tcaaggttgc
    33001 catgatgatc accggtaccg gtatcgagat gggcgatcaa gttggttgct gggcctcgtg
    33061 ccacgccgac aactcgtata tgccctttga tccgggtgcg gaggcgattg ccgccaatgg
    33121 tgatgtctca ggtcgtctga ccgctcagga cacggtgacc aaatacatca gcgaaagccg
    33181 caccgaggtt gataccaaag gtcgtcgcgg taagccgatg ggtggttggg ataaactgca
    33241 taccgccgag cagatcgagc agtatctggc cgacggcacc tatcttgacc tgatgcgtgt
    33301 ctatgcggac ggcagtgcca ccaacggcta tcttctggaa cagcgcgtgg tcaatgacgg
    33361 cgagatcgcc gcatcggccg aactttccgg aggaatgtgg actgtggtct ttacccgtcc
    33421 gctgaactcc ggtgcgcccg gcgacgtgcc gctggaggcc ggcaatacct acacggtcgg
    33481 ctttgccatc cacgatgact ttgccgccgc gcggttccac catgtgacgc tggacaccag
    33541 ccttgcattg gacgacgaca gcgccttcat caacgtggta aaacaataat tgagggggcc
    33601 ggatgaaccg gccccttccc ctttggaaag gagacatgga taatgaaacc ccaccgcctt
    33661 cttcccgcgc tgctgcttct ggccgcgccc gcctgggccg atgaaaccgc tgagatctgt
    33721 gccgaggccg aagatcgcta tgtcgagatg tttgaccaac catcgtccgc agtcgaggac
    33781 gccgaggtgg tgctgatgta caaatacaac ttctgccctc gcgaattgac cgtaaagccg
    33841 ggcaccaccg tgcgttggat aaatgtggac aaacgcacca gccattcggt cttgctgaaa
    33901 gacggcagcg aacccgaaag cgatcggttg ttccccgagg aatcggtgga catgacattc
    33961 ctcacgccgg gcccgcagga atacctgtgc ggtccgcatt gggaaacgca ggacatgatc
    34021 ggcatgatca cagtcgaacc ctgagccgag gcaaaaatac aggcaaaatc aaaggagcgc
    34081 gggcgctaat cccgcgctcc ttaacttatg tcaaggaggt tggtttagga ttacgccaac
    34141 ttggcctcat gacacgcccg gttcacccag caacgtcccc tattcgcgcg tggaagctgc
    34201 cggaaggtcc gggttccgaa gacattcaga acaagcgagt tagcacatga gcggtaaggt
    34261 ttttctgatt ggcgccggcc caggcgaccc cgagctgatg accctgcgcg ccctgcgtat
    34321 gctgcaagag gccgacgtgg tcgtctatga ccgactggtt tcggacggaa tcctcgccct
    34381 gcacgccgac ggtgcgcggc tgatcccggt gggcaaggcc cccaaatgcc acaccgtacc
    34441 gcaggatcgc atcaatgaaa tcctgaaaga agaggcactg gccggtcaca ccgtcgcaag
    34501 gctgaagggc ggtgatccga tgatctttgg ccgcggctcg gaagaagccg cctatctgat
    34561 ggcttatgga atcgctgtcg aatacgcgcc gggtatcacg gcggcacagg gggcctccag
    34621 ttcgaccggc gtgccgctga cccatcgcgg gctggcgacc tcggttcaat atgttaccgg
    34681 ccaccggcaa gccgacaagg tgctggatct ggactggaaa cggctggctg atcctgactc
    34741 gaccttggtg gtctatatgg gcgtcgccaa catcggccag atcgccatgg ggctaatgac
    34801 cgagagcctg cccggctcga cccccgttct ggccgtgggc aaagccacca caccggatga
    34861 gagccgcatg gtatcccgcc ttgatcaatt ggcggcggat gtccgcaaag ccgacctgaa
    34921 agcgccgacc ttgttcatca tcggcaaggt ggtttcactc tacgcagaac ggcccttggc
    34981 agacctgctg gaacaggctc atggctaagc ttggtcataa aagcctgggg cagtgccagg
    35041 tcccggcggg gggccaggcg cctagccggg ggatggaccg ggtgttaccc cgcagggcgg
    35101 gccaacgttc gggctggacg gcgcacgccg tgctgacgac cgccgtagtt ctggccacgt
    35161 cagcctttgc cgcagaagcc attgacccca acgcactgaa acgacttgtc catcaggatt
    35221 gcggctcgtg ccacgggttg tcgctgaaag gcggccttgg ccccgatctg cggtccgaga
    35281 cattgcagca ttacgatgcc gacgtcctga ccggtgtcat ccttgacggc atttccgata
    35341 ccgcaatgcc cccatggcgg cccctgatca gcgaagaaga ggccgaatgg atcgcccgtt
    35401 acctgctgga acaggaggaa caatgaaaca tctcatcctc ggccttgcag ccacattgat
    35461 gatcacaacg gcacatgccg atcctaccgc aaccggagac ctgggtctgg tgatcgaacg
    35521 ggccaagggg tcagtcctgt tggtcgacca gtccgaccgc gccgcgctcg cgcggatcga
    35581 ggggctgggc gacctttccc atgcctcgct ggtctattcg ccggatgaac gctttgcgta
    35641 tgtcttcggg cgtgacggcg ggctgaccaa ggtggacatt gtcacccgtc agatcgtgaa
    35701 ccgcgtcgtg caggcgggca acgccatcgg cggcgcaatc tcagacgatg gcaaactggt
    35761 ggccgtgtcc aactatgaac ccggtggtgt acgagtcttt gatgcggaca cgctggagat
    35821 ggtcgccgac attcccaccg acagcaaaac catcggttta gtcgatgcgc cgggccgtcg
    35881 cttcgtgttt accatgtggg acacgggcga gacctggatt gccgattttg ccaaaggcga
    35941 ccccgcgatc accaagatca ccgacatggg caagaaccct tacgacgcgc tgatcaccgc
    36001 caatggccgc acctatatca ccggcctgtt cggcgaggac ggcctgaccg cgctggatct
    36061 ctgggccgag aaccccgaac ccatccgcgt gctgcccgac tatgggcgcg gacaggagga
    36121 aatgccggtc tacaagatgc cccatctgga aggctgggcg ctgaccgggc gcgagttcgt
    36181 cctgcccgcc gttggccatc acgaggttct gtggatcgac tctgacaccc ttaccgaaac
    36241 cgggcgcacc aagacgcacg gccagccggt ctttgccatg gctcgccccg acgggcggca
    36301 ggtctgggtc aatttcgccc atccactgaa cgacacgatt caggtcatcg acagtgtcag
    36361 caaagagatc atccacgaat tcaaacccgg ccccgccgtg ttgcacatgg agttcacgcc
    36421 tcgcgggcat gaggtctggc tcagcgtgcg cgatgccaac aaggttatgg tctacgacac
    36481 gcagaccttc gaaaaactgc gcgagatcga tgcggacagc ccctcgggca tcttctttac
    36541 agcgcgtgcg cacaaaacgg ggctgtgacg gatggatcat atcaccgacc cgatcgaccg
    36601 ccgcctgctg gatgagttcc agcgtgattt cccgatcacc gaccacccgt ttcaggttct
    36661 gggcaatacg ctgggtctgg acgaggccga agtcatcgac cgcctgaccc gaatgcgcgc
    36721 aaccggccgg atcacgcgcg ttggcgcgac gattgcaccc ggtgcggttt cggccagcac
    36781 tctggctgcc gtcgccgcgc ccgatgagcg tctggaagag gtcgccgcaa tgatcgacgc
    36841 ggaacccggc gttaaccaca attaccagcg cgaggatgac tggaacctat ggtttgtcgc
    36901 caccggcccg gaccgtacgc atgtgaatga cacgctggcg cggatcagcc atcgcaccgg
    36961 gctgcgggtg ctggatttgc ggctggtgcg cccgttcaac gtcgatctgg ggttccgcat
    37021 gtcgggcaat acccgcaacg tgcccggccc ccgcaaggtg gattgctcgg ccatgcggga
    37081 cggagaccgc cccttgctgc aggcgctgag ttcgggcctg caactggtca ttgatccgtt
    37141 tgctgatctg gcacggtctc tgggtcggtc cgcccccgag gtgatggcgc gaatcgaggc
    37201 actgcacgat gcgggcatta tctcgcgcct gggtgtcatc gttcgccaca gggcgcttgg
    37261 ctggtcggcc aacgcgatgg tggtctggga tatgcccgcc gatcaggtcg gcactgctgg
    37321 cccagcactt gccgcacatc ccggagtgac cctgtgttat gagcggaacc cggtcgagga
    37381 catctggccc tatcgcctct attccatgat ccacgcccgg tcgcgcagcg aagcgctgga
    37441 aaccctttca agtgccgtcg ccttgccgga actggccagt gcgcgccaca aggtgctgtt
    37501 ctcgacccgc tgcttcaaac agaccggcgc gctgatccac caaaaggagg ctgcggcatg
    37561 acactggacg caaccgatcg cgcaatcctg aaccggatgc aggacgatct gccactgagc
    37621 acgcatccct atgccgcaat cgccaccgag ctgagcattt cggagagcga cttgctggac
    37681 cgtctcaaac gcatgaaaga agagcgcatc atcactcgct ttggtccgtt ttttgacgcc
    37741 gctgccatgg gcggcgcctt ctgcctgtgc gcaatggccg ttccacccga gaatttcgaa
    37801 accgtcctga ccaaagtcaa tgcgcatcca gaggttgccc ataattatga acgcacgcat
    37861 cggctgaaca tgtggttcgt cctggcaacc gaaacccccg aggggatcga ggccaccgcc
    37921 gatgccatcg aacgggaaac ggggatcgag gtactttgtt ttcccaaatt gcaggaattt
    37981 ttcattggct tccgggtggc ggcatgatcg acgcgaaaga cagagagatt atcgaggcgc
    38041 tgcaaggcgg cctgccgctc gtgcctgcac cctacgcgca ggtggcttcg gacatgggca
    38101 tggacgaaga cgagttgctg cttcgtctgg ccgacctgaa atcgagcggt gtgatccgcc
    38161 gcatcgctgc tgcacccaat cactacaaac tgggcatgac ctcgaacggc atgaccgtgt
    38221 gggatgtcga agacgaccac gtgaccgaac tgggcacccg gatcggcgct ttgccgtttg
    38281 tcacccactg ctacgaacgc cctcgcgccc tgcccgactg gccttataac ctgttcgcca
    38341 tggtccacgg aacggaccgc gacgaggtcg aagaaaagcg ggcggaaatc accgcaatac
    38401 tgggcgaggc ctgtcgggcc aaagatatcc tctattccac gcgcattctc aaaaagaccg
    38461 ggctgcgcct gaaaacgaaa ggctgagaca tgttccgcct gaccgaatac atgcatcaac
    38521 tcgtcacccc gaccccggtg cggaaacgcc gccccggacc ggtaaaaccg gtggtaatct
    38581 ggaacctgac gcgtcgctgc aacctgaaat gccgccattg ctacaccgtt tcggcggatg
    38641 ttgcgttccc gggcgagctc aaccacgagc aagccatggt aacccttgag gatctgggcc
    38701 agtttcgcgt cccggccttg atcctctcgg gtggggaacc gctggaccgg ttcgatttct
    38761 tcgatatcgc caaacgcgcc cgtgacctgg tgccgatgct ggcattgtcg accaacggta
    38821 cacggataca cgacgaaacc gccgacatga tcgccgatgt cgggttcaac tatgtcggca
    38881 tctcgttgga cgggatcggg gccacgaatg actggttccg cggggttgaa ggcgcctttg
    38941 ccgacgccct gcgcggtgtg cgcgaatgca agaaacgcgg cataaaggtt ggcctgcggt
    39001 tctgtctgac cgaaggcacc caacatcacc tgcccgacct gctgcaactg tgcgatgatg
    39061 agggcgttga taagttctat ctgtctcacc ttgtttacgc cgggcgcggc gacaagaacc
    39121 ggggcgagga tgccgagcat atgcgcacgc gcaacgggct tgatctgttg ctggaacgcg
    39181 cgtgggaggc cgcctcgggc gggcgcccac tggacatcgt gacaggcaac aacgacgccg
    39241 atgctgggta tttcctgaac tgggtccgcg cacgcttcga tgccgacaag gccgcccatg
    39301 tacgcgagca cctggccgca tgggggggta attccagcgg tctgggcgtg gccaatattg
    39361 acaatctggg ccgggttcat cccgacacct actggtccga ctacacggtc ggcaatgtaa
    39421 agaccaaacc gttttccgag ctatggacca gcgatgatcc gatgcttgcc atgctgcgca
    39481 cccgcccgcg cccgctgaag gggcgctgcg gggcttgtca gctcaaggac gtctgcggcg
    39541 gcaatacccg gattcgggcg ttgcagctga ccggcgaccc ctgggccgaa gatccggcct
    39601 gttatctgac aaatcaagaa atcggcgtcg aagatgcggg cgagcgcctg caggtgacgc
    39661 cgttccgagg aaaaagccat gacccggcgc atcaattctt ttgacactct gaaaatcggc
    39721 accttctgtt cgctgctgct ggcgggcact gcatgggccg acgccccagc cgactatgcc
    39781 gaacactgcg catcctgcca cggtgaaaac cgtctgggcg gagttggtcc tgcgctgatc
    39841 cccgagacgc tgaaacggat gcgcggcccg cgcgtggccg ctgtgatcgc cgaagggcgc
    39901 acggccactc agatgcccgc cttttcccac gaactcgacg ctttgcagat cgaggaactg
    39961 gccggttggc tgaaatcccc gctggaaacc gaccctgaat ggggtgaggc cgatatcatg
    40021 gccagccgca cgctggacga ggactatgtc ccggtcgacg cccctgtatg ggacagcgac
    40081 ccgatgaata tcacgctggc ggttgagacc ggcgatcacc atgtcagcgt tctggacggc
    40141 gacacgttcg aggttctgga ccggttcgag acgccctttg ccgttcacgg cggcccaaaa
    40201 ttcagccccg atggccgcta tgtattcatc atgtcccgtg atggctgggt gcagaaatac
    40261 gacatctggg cgctgaaaca ggtgggccgc gtgcgcgcag gcttgaacag ccgcaacatt
    40321 gccatgtctg gcgacggcaa atgggttgcc gtggcgaatt acctgcccaa cagcctgacc
    40381 ctgctgtcga ccgaggacct gtcggttgcc aaggtcgttg aggtcaagag caagaaggga
    40441 gtccccagcc gtgtctcggc cgtgtatcag gccccaccgc gcgaaagctt tgtgctggca
    40501 ctgaaagacg tgcccgagat ctgggaggtc ttctacggcg ccaacccacc gcaatccggc
    40561 ctgggtcacg actttcgcat cgagggtcag ttcaagaacc ccgacccatt cccggtgcgc
    40621 aagatcacca cgcccgacta tctggacgat ttctttttcg accagagcta tgaatatgtc
    40681 atgggcgcat cgcgcgatgg cgagggcggt caggtgatcg atctggtcat cggccagaaa
    40741 gtcgccgatc tggacctgcc ggggatgccg catctgggct cgggcatcac atggcagcac
    40801 ggcgacacca ccgtgatggc cacgccgcac ctgaccgatg gtaccgtgtc ggtgatcgac
    40861 atggaaacct gggaaactgt caaacggatc aagacggaag gaccggggtt cttcatgcgc
    40921 agccatgaaa actcgcccta cgtctgggcc gatgtgttct ttgggccgaa caaggacgcg
    40981 atgcatgtga tcgacaagca aagccttgag atcgttaaga ctctgcgccc ggctccgggt
    41041 aagacagttg cgcatgttga gttcaccaaa gacggcagcc acgcgctggt ttcgatctgg
    41101 gaagatgacg gcgcggtaat cgtctatgat gcgcaaacgc tggaagaagt ccgccgcctg
    41161 ccgatgcgca aaccttcggg aaaatacaat gtctggaaca aaatcacctt ctcggaagga
    41221 accagccact gaaggcaaat ggccggtctg gaaactggcc attctgcttt atccggccac
    41281 ggcgctgacc gtggctatca atctgtttct ggccggcctg attgccaaca gcgccggtta
    41341 cggcattatc gagccggtca cagcgatcct gtggtcgatc ccattgggcg tgcctgcatc
    41401 ctggcttgcc gggcgctggg tacggggcct gatggacgaa gctgacagtt gacgtcggct
    41461 tctagaattc tgagatttca cggaaatccg ccaagattaa tttttgggca gtctgagaac
    41521 aaatgactta agtcaaggat cgaatccggc ggcaggtcta cccctcagga aagattgccg
    41581 agttggattc tccatgcccg cctttaaccc tctgcacatg tcagctgatt gcgcgtcccg
    41641 cgcagcttgt gctgtagcgg gcattttcct tctgctgttg cagctgcttg gcccggcgct
    41701 ggcgagtccc ggggaaagca tgtgggtgga gatctgctcg gaggcagggg cggtctgggt
    41761 tcaggtggac cttgaagagg acaccacgga tccaaccgcg ccctgtccga attgcgccga
    41821 ctgcgccctg tgcgccgtca cctcagcggc cccggtgccg gaaatgcctg tattctaccg
    41881 ggaaggtcta attcacgccg cacattgcga aaaccgcgat ctgctcagcg tcaccagtgt
    41941 aaaacgactg tggcccgaaa cccgcggccc cccccgcgtg acccaagaaa caactgaacg
    42001 cgccctgcgc gcgtccatgg cgtccaccca aattatcgga ggtgcgccgt ggtcgtaagt
    42061 cgcgcaatcc atttcctgct ggccctttcc ctgtcctgcc tgatggcgat cagcgcccat
    42121 gccgacagcc tcgccagctt cctgcccgac attgagcccg ccgacctggc ccccggtgcc
    42181 gatgcttttg gcccggttcg cgacgacgtg cccgttgccc cagttctgaa gggcggagag
    42241 acagttgcct gggctttcct gacttctgat ttcgtgggca ccaccggtta ttcgggcaaa
    42301 cccatccacg tggttgctgc catcgacgac gatgcggttc tgaccggtgt taagctggtc
    42361 aaacactcgg aacccattgt tctgatcggc attcccaatt cccgtatggt cgaattgacc
    42421 gaaggttaca ctgggcttga cctgaaagtc gaagtggaga ccggtggcga ggggcatgac
    42481 ctcgacatca tctcgggcgc gacagtgacg atcatggtga tcgacgacag cctcgttcgc
    42541 ggtgggatca aggtatcccg cgcactgggt ctgggaggcc tgtctccgtt gctggccgat
    42601 ggtcccaaac gcgaaatcga tatggcgaag aactccgctt acgactgggc aaccttgtct
    42661 ggcgacggct cggtccggcg tctgacgctg gacgtcggtc aggtcaatgc cgcttttgag
    42721 gccacgggcg atcagcgtgc catcaagcgc cccgagccgg gtgaaccgga cgacacattc
    42781 atcgacatgc atttggcact ggtttctgtc ccgtcaatcg gcaagtcgct gttgggtgag
    42841 gccgaatatc agaatctggt cgagtggttg gacgaagggg aacaggccat tctggtgctg
    42901 ggccgcggcg cctacagctt caaaggttcg ggttacgtcc gcggcggtat ctttgaccgg
    42961 atacaactga tccagggcga caattcagta cggttctttg acaagcaaca agagcgtctt
    43021 ggcaaagtcg cagcctccga cgcgccgagc ttcaccgaat tggatatctt caagatccct
    43081 gccgaggccg agttcaatcc ggctgaaccg ttccgcctgc aactgctggt gcaacgcgct
    43141 ataggtgcgg ttgagaagac attcctgacc tttgatcttg gttacaaact gcccgagcgg
    43201 tatctgctgc ccgtcgctgc ctccgcggtc gtcgatgatg ccaccggcga agccgccgcc
    43261 aaagccgctt tgtggcagcg catctggaag gatcgcaccg ttgaaattgg cgttctcggc
    43321 atcatgcttc tggtgctgac ggccaccttc ttcttccaat tccacgccac catgaacgcg
    43381 cgggtcttct actggttccg catcggttac ctgacaatga ccctgttctt catcggctgg
    43441 tatgccaacg cgcagctaag cgtggtgaac ctgatggctc tggcaggcag tctacgcacc
    43501 gggttctcat gggatgcgtt cctgctggat ccgctggtct ttatccaatg gttcgccgtg
    43561 gccgccgccc tgctgttctg gggccgaggt gcctattgcg gctggctgtg cccgttcggt
    43621 gcattgcagg agctgaccaa caagatcgcg cgggcctgcc gcgttccgca gtggaccctg
    43681 ccctggggtc tgaatgaacg gctttggcct gcaaaataca tgatcttcct tgtgctcttc
    43741 ggcatcagct tcgtgtccat cccgctggcc gaaaaatatg ccgagatcga accgttcaag
    43801 accgcaatca tcctgaagtt catgcgcgac tggccgtttg tagtctttgc gctgctcctg
    43861 ctgggtgtcg ggctgttcat cgaacggttc tactgccgtt atctctgccc gctgggcgga
    43921 gcgctggcga tccccgcccg tatccgcatg ttcgactggc tgcgccgcta caaggaatgc
    43981 ggcacaccct gtcagacctg cgccaacgaa tgccccgttc aggccatcca ccccacgggt
    44041 gagatcaatc cgaacgagtg tgtcacctgc ctgcattgtc aggtgctcta ccagtccgag
    44101 acgaaatgtc ccgtcgtcat ccgccagcta aaacggcggg ccaagacagg gtcggtcgac
    44161 ctcaagaccc cgctcggaca accaccggcg aaccatccga acgccaaacc gcaatccgtt
    44221 tcctaaaaaa ggaggaacga tcatgtcgga caatgaaagc aaactgaaca tcacacgccg
    44281 cgggatgctg ggtgcaaccg caaccggcgc tgtgctggcc gggaccggtc tgggctcaac
    44341 cctgatgacc gcgaagcaag ccagcgctgc cgccaatgct aacctggagc ccggtgaact
    44401 ggacgaatac tacggtttct ggtcttcagg tcagacaggt gaactgcgca ttctgggctt
    44461 cccgtccatg cgcgaactga tgcgggttcc ggtgttcaac cgctgctcgg ccaccggctg
    44521 gggtcaaacc aacgagtcgt tgaagatcat gaccgatggc ctgctaccgg aaaccaagga
    44581 attcctcgcc aagcgcggcc tgaaaaccta tgacaacggt gaccttcacc acccgcatat
    44641 gtcattcacc gacggcacct atgatggccg ctacctgttc atgaacgaca aggccaacac
    44701 ccgcgtcgcc cgcgtgcgct gcgacgtgat gaaatgcgac aaaatcaccg agatcccgaa
    44761 cgccaaggcg atccacggtc tgcgcccgca gaaattcccg cgcaccggct atgtatttgc
    44821 caacggtgag gatgaaacgc cgctggttaa tgacggcaca gtgctggatg atccatcgca
    44881 atacgtgaac atcttcaccg cgctggacgg cgacaccatg gaagtggcat ggcaggtgat
    44941 cgtgtcgggc aacctcgaca acaccgactg cgactatcag ggcaagtacg cctactcgac
    45001 ctcgtacaac tcggaaatgg gtatgaacct ggccgagatg accgagaacg agctggacca
    45061 cgtcgttgtc ttcaacctcg cggaaatcga agcgggtatc gaagccggtg actatcagga
    45121 actgaaggga gtcaaggttc tggacggtcg taagggtcag aacaagaagt acacccgtta
    45181 cattccgatc ccgaactcgc cgcacggcat caacaccgcg cccgacggca agcacgtctg
    45241 catcaacggt aagctgtcgc cgaccgtgtc gatcatggac gtcaccaaac tggacgcctt
    45301 gttcgaaagt gatgccgacc cgcggtcctg catcgtgggt gagccgcaac tgggtcttgg
    45361 cccacttcac accgcctatg acggccaggg caacgcgttc accacgctgt tcctggacag
    45421 ccagatcgtg aagtggaaca tcgaaaaggc aatcgaagct tacggtggtg ctgatgtgga
    45481 tccgatcatc tcgaaggtcg acgtgcacta tcagccgggc cacaactcga cctccatggg
    45541 tgaaaccaag gatgccgacg gaaagtggct gatttcgatg aacaagttct cgaaagaccg
    45601 cttcctgaac gtgggtccgc tgaagcccga gaacgagcag ttgatcgaca tctcgtccaa
    45661 cgagatgaaa gtggttcacg acggtccgac ctttgccgag ccgcatgact cgatcatcgt
    45721 tcgcagcgac atcgtcaacc cggtaaacgt ctgggaccgc gccgatgtta catgggaaga
    45781 cgcccgcaaa caggccgagg ccgatggcat tgatctggaa gaaggcgccg aagaacccat
    45841 ccgggacggc aacaaggtgc gggtctacat gacatcgcag gctccgacct tcagcctgga
    45901 aaagttcacc gtcaaacagg gtgacgaggt gacggtttac atcaccaacc tggatgacgt
    45961 ggacgacgtg acccacggct tctgcctggg caactacggc atcgcgatgg aggtcgcacc
    46021 gctggcgacc gcttcggtca ccttcacagc cgaccgtccg ggcgtacact ggttctattg
    46081 ccagtggttc tgtcacgcgc tgcacatgga aatgcgcggc cggatgctgg tcgaaccgca
    46141 gggagcataa cccatgcgtt ggtccctgct cataccgctc ctgctcggct cgcccctttg
    46201 ggcggcggac tgggatgtgc ccaaccgggc gggggccatt aatgaaatac tggcgcaggc
    46261 ggcggatggg gacaccctcc gcctgagccc cggtgtctac accgaaacac tggttctgga
    46321 ccggcccgtc accatcgacg ggctgggaca ggccaccatt gacggacaag gcacgggcag
    46381 cgtcatcacc gtgaccgggc cgggtgtcac cgtgcgcggg ctgacggtga tcggctcagg
    46441 ctctagccat gacgggatcg acagcggtat ccagctgacc aaaacggcca aagcacccgt
    46501 ggttgaggat aacgtgctgc tgggcaatct ctacggcgtc gacattcacg gggccaagga
    46561 cagcatcgtg cggggcaacc ggatcgaagg tcggttggac cagcggatga acgaccgcgg
    46621 taatggcgtc tatgtctgga atgcgccggg tgcgcgggtg gaagacaacg acatccgcta
    46681 tggccgcgac gggatctttg tgaactcgtc caagaaaaac accttcactg gcaacctgtt
    46741 ccgcgatctg cgatttgccg tgcactacat gtatgccgac gactcgatcg tcagcgacaa
    46801 tgtctcaatc ggtaacgatc tgggttatgc cgtgatgttc actaccaatg tgaaggtcgc
    46861 agataacgtc tcggttggtg accgcgaaca tggcgtgatg ctgaactacg ccaacaaaag
    46921 tcagatcacc ggcaacgtgg tgataggtgc caaggaaaaa tgcaccttcc tctataactc
    46981 caacaagaat gaattcaccg ataactggtt ccagggatgc ggcatcggca tccattttac
    47041 cgctggcagc gagcgcaacc gcatcgtcgg caattctttt attgggaacc ggacacaggt
    47101 gaaatacgtc tcgaccaagt gggtcgagtg gtccgaaaac gggcgcggca attactggtc
    47161 cgatttcgct gcctatgatg tggatgggga cggtatcgcc gacgccccct atcgccccaa
    47221 tgacagtatg gaccatgtgc tgtggaccca accctcagcc aaattactcc tcggctcccc
    47281 tgccgtgcag ctggtgcgct ggtcgcaatc cgccttcccg gcccttctgc cgggcggcgt
    47341 gatcgacagc aacccgctta tgcaagcccc tgaaccccca gctatgaaaa aggtgcctca
    47401 tgacggataa ggccctaagt attacccaag tcagcaagga ccgagggaaa acccgcgttc
    47461 ttgacgatat caccctttcc cttgccccag gtcagcgcgt tgcactgctg ggccataacg
    47521 gcgcgggcaa gtcgaccctg atcaaatcca tcctcggctt gacgccgatc catggcggag
    47581 ccattcggat cggcgatacc actcccggca ccgcgcaagc acggcgggat acggcctatc
    47641 tgcccgaggc tgtgtcgttc cacccagcct tgaccggacg cgagcagttg acccttttcg
    47701 caaagctgtc cggggcaatt gccgatgtgc ccggcttgct ggatcgcgtt ggcctcagcg
    47761 atgcactgga tcgccggatt ggaacttact ccaaagggat gcggcaacgt cttggtctgg
    47821 cgcaagtgct gctaggccag ccgaaagtgg cactgctaga cgaaccaacc tcaggcctgg
    47881 acccgatctc tcggcaggat ctttatgcca tcattgacga actggcagcg cagggcaccg
    47941 ccgtcctgat cgcgtcgcac gctctgaccg aggtcgaggc ccgcactgac cgcatcgcta
    48001 tcatgcggaa gggccggatg gttgcggatg acacgctgaa caacctttcg gcgctggccg
    48061 ggctgccgat ccgcctgcgc gtacgcgcca gcgtcaacgc agatgcactg gccgccgaat
    48121 tgggtggcaa ccggatcaat ggtgcgtccg tggaactgct ctgttcccct gatgacaaga
    48181 tggaggccct gcgccgtatc gccgggttgg gcgacgcagt agcggatgtc gaaatgaccc
    48241 cgcccaggct ggaagacctc tatcgacact acgcacagga ggagatgcaa tgacccgctt
    48301 cctcgccatc actcgcaccg agatgctgat cctgcgtcgc aaccgctggc tgctggtcgc
    48361 aacgctgatc atggtattgt tcgctttggc tctgactttt gcgggcagcg cccccaccgg
    48421 cacactgggc gtcgatatgc tgactgtttc ggtggcctcg atgaccacac tgtcggttta
    48481 cctggcaccc ttgctggcgc tgatgatttc cttcgacgcc atcgctggtg acgtggaccg
    48541 gggcagcctg tcgctgctgc tgtcctaccc ggcagggcgc ggagaaatcc tgctaggcaa
    48601 gttcaccgcc cacttggccg ccctggcctt tgctatgacc gttggtttcg gcaccgcagg
    48661 cgcggtggcc gcattttttg gcggcgcggg accggaaagc ctgatggcgc tggctcgcct
    48721 cattctcaca tccatcctgc tgggcgctgt gtttctggcg ctgggttacc tgctgtctgc
    48781 cctggcaagg ggcgccacgg cggcagcagg tctgtcggcc gggctctggc tggtttttgt
    48841 cgtcctttat gatctgggct tgttgggagc cgtcgtcatg gacaagggcg gcaccttcac
    48901 ccaatccgtc tttccgtggg tgatggttgc caacccggcc gacgcattcc gtctgtggaa
    48961 catcgccgca accgaaggtg tcgccatggc ctcgggcatg actggagctg cgcaagctct
    49021 gcccgtatgg gccgcgccgg cctcgctgct gatctggccg gtgctgggtt ttatcctagc
    49081 ccgtgccgcc ttccggaggg tcgagccatg aaacgctttt gcctgatcgc cctggtagcc
    49141 ctgactgctt gtaaagaaga gatggccgtg gcccctgacc cggttgattt gacaccggac
    49201 gcgctcagct atttttgtca gatgaacatt gccgagcatg gcgggccaaa ggggcaaatt
    49261 catctggaag ggtatcccgt gccgctgttc tttgctcaag ttcgcgacat ggtggcctat
    49321 ctgaaaagcc ccgagaggga tgccaaaatc actgctgttt atgtcagtga catgggggtt
    49381 gccccgaact ggcggcagcc gggcatttcc aactggatcg cggctgatga cgcaaccttt
    49441 gtggtcggct ccaacgttgc aggcggcatg ggcgcacccg aggttgtacc ctttgccgat
    49501 cccaccgctg ccgatgtttt catcacccaa tatggcggcg cgcagatgcc gctgcccgac
    49561 attccagctg ccgaggttct cggccccgtc gatctggacc tgaaactgga gaccccctca
    49621 tgacccccct ctcccgccgt cggttcctga ccatgtccgc cgcctgcgcc gcctttccag
    49681 ccagcgcgaa acccgcccca gcggcccatt ggcgcggggt tgcactgggg gccgaagcca
    49741 gcctgcggct ggaagggctg accgataccc aggcggcgcc gatcattgcc gccgtcgagg
    49801 ccgagttgaa ccgtttggaa aacatcttca gcctgtaccg ccctcaatcc gaactcagcc
    49861 gactgaaccg cgacggccaa ctgtcggacc ccgcacctga attgctaaac gttctcagcc
    49921 tgtgcacggc gctgcacgag gctacgaacg gcgcgtttga ccccaccgtt caaccactct
    49981 ggtccgcact cgcaactgat gcgcgccctg aaaagaccga cgcggcacgg cgttctgtcg
    50041 ggtggactcg cgtgaacgtt cagacggaca tgatccgcct gccgcaaccg ggtgtttcag
    50101 cactgaccct gaacggcatc gcacagggcg ccatcaccga ccgtatcagt gcgctgctga
    50161 ccgcgcatga cctgcggggc gtgctggtaa atatgggaga aatagcagcc tgggggcaac
    50221 gcggagacgg acaagcctgg caggtcgggc tggctggacc cggaggcaat gttcgtaaat
    50281 ccatcgaact acgggaccgt gcggtcgcaa cttcgaacgc gcgcagcttc atgctgacag
    50341 gtgatcaggg gcatattctg aaccctgcga gtggtatgcg cccagcgggc atcgtctcag
    50401 tctcagcgcc cagcgcggcc attgccgacg ggttgtcgac agctttgtgc gccctgccga
    50461 agacaggatt tgacacagta ctcaggtctt tccccgacgt gcggctggaa atgcacatct
    50521 gatcacaagg ctcagtgttg cgtgccagaa actgcgcaac caaagcctct cagtacacca
    50581 aagccgaaac atagacttgc ccaaagatta atttggtaag ccgagtttca cgccgtatct
    50641 acgaaaaaag gtaggtggcg gagacgaagg gattcgaacc ctcgagacgg tttcccgcct
    50701 actcccttag caggggagcg ccttcgacca ctcggccacg tctccgccga cgggtatatc
    50761 cttgcaaacg ctggaaatac aaggccaatt ctgatcagat tggcagtttt ctgagaaatc
    50821 ccggaactac ttgaaatctc accaaatagc actgcttaaa ccgattccgg accatgtccg
    50881 gtcaaccgat ttcagctggg tgtaatggga acaggttgca gattcgcaaa acacattgag
    50941 gctgtacgca cccgtgcgca gcatcgggtg tcaaacatgc cccgatacct agctatgcac
    51001 cgtcagtttt tcaaaaggtc gatgaccagc cctccctgag ctgtgtccca aaagccttcg
    51061 cggccaagaa cccaatatcc gaaatccgat cgtgcgtgat gggtcgacat gggaaccaga
    51121 ctttgtccgt cgatcaggtc ctggatgatc cccgtccacc caagcgctac cccggctccg
    51181 gtcagggcaa gatgcagcgc cattccgtga tcattgacca cgacgcggtt gtccgaaagg
    51241 cgccaatcgt cttgagagcg atccagccac gcctcccaac tcagccagcg cctttccgga
    51301 tcttcctgtt cgatcagcgg aatactggac acgtcaatgc tgccatctgg ctgccggtag
    51361 cgttcgatca ggctggggga ggcaacagga caaacggctt catcaatcag ctttcgggcc
    51421 tcgaatcccg gccagtggcc ttgaccaaag agaatccagc aatctgccgg ctccacaaac
    51481 aggtccgcgt ccttgaccag ggtgattacc tttacctgaa catccaaccg ctcggacagt
    51541 tccggcaggc gcgaagacaa ccagtaagct ccgattcccg gataagtcgc gattgcgaaa
    51601 accccatcgc cctctttcgc gcgaatccgg gccgccgtcg ttcgtatgtt tcgaaaagcc
    51661 cgtgacacgc tgtcatagag ctcactcgcg tccggggtcg gtaccagacg cccatgcgat
    51721 ttctcgaaga gaacggcacc aagatcctgc tcaagcttct tgatctgata gcttatcgcc
    51781 ggttgttgca cgttcagcgc cttggccgcc agcgtgaagc tgccatgcca gtaagcctct
    51841 tcgaaggctc tcagaccctt gagtgtcgga aggctgtcag ccattgaaaa attcaatctc
    51901 ctgctcagaa ttttccgcgt attgtagaag aaaaaactcg tttaaacaga aaaaactatt
    51961 ctaatgccgg aaactgggag gcctcacttg tccaccgata ttgaaaaaat tttgaacatg
    52021 gcgcgcgaac acgcggccgc tgaggttgct cctaacgttg acgcctggaa ccagtcagga
    52081 gtttggccgc gtgcagtgtc ggacaaggct ggggctgcgg gtcttacggg tctttatgcc
    52141 cccgaaaaat atggtggtca ggggctttcc cttggcgacg gcatccgggt ttacgaagag
    52201 cttggaatgg ccgatggcgc ctatgcgttc gcgttgtcga tgcacaatat ctgcaccttc
    52261 gccgggtgcg gctttggcac cgaagcattc aaggcgcagt gggcgcgtta tcttacatcc
    52321 ggccggaaac ttgcgaactt cgcgttgacg gaaccgcaat cgggctctga cgccaccaac
    52381 atgtacagcc gcgccgtgat caatacagat ggcacatgga ctatcaatgg cgcaaaggcc
    52441 tgggtcagcc tagcgggtga agccgatatc tatttcaccg ttgtgaagac gtccgatcag
    52501 cccggccatc aggatatggc gatgatcgcc atcccggccg acactccggg cctgagcttt
    52561 gggccgcgtt atgaaacgcc cagctacaac ttcctgcccc tgtccgagat gtacatgaaa
    52621 gatgtcgtcg tctcagagga caatatcatc ctgccagtcg gacaagggct gcaggggtca
    52681 ctgatggcaa tcgacatcgc tcgtgtgtcc atcgcctcgg gctgttgcgg attgatgcag
    52741 gccgcgctgg acacggcgct gagctattcc aagaaccgca aaatgtttgg cggcaagaac
    52801 ctggatctgg atggcatcca atggatgctg ggcgatgttg cgaccgagct ggaggcctcg
    52861 cgtttgttgt accgggcggc ggcaaacgcg cttggaacgc ctgaaggacc ggtaatggcg
    52921 gcccatgcca agcgatttgt tccggatgcg gccatcaagg cggccaatac atgcacgcag
    52981 gtgcttgggg ggatggggtt gctaaaaccc tatggcctcg accgcctgtc ccggctcagc
    53041 cagatgctgc gcatcgttga cggtacaacg gaaatcagcc gggtcgttat tgggcgcagt
    53101 ctgatgaaac gggcaaaaaa cctgccagac ttgccaatcc ccaaaggctt cggagaagcc
    53161 taagtcaagt cacgctggtc tgtttgggag ggttgaccat gcaaaaacac tttgaagcga
    53221 tggaaaagac agcggccaac catgtgccgc tgtcccctct atcctttctg aaccgggcgg
    53281 cggcgctgca cggaaaacgc acggcggttg tttacgggga cacgcggcgc gattggggtg
    53341 aagttgtcca gcgctcgcgc gctgttgcgc gcgggttggc tgaattgggc atcaccaaag
    53401 gcgacacgat ttccgttctc tgccccaata tacccgaact gttcgagctt catttcgccg
    53461 tacccttgtc cggtgccgta ttgaacacac tgaacacgcg gctggaaccc gagacggttg
    53521 cctacattct ggatcatgct gacactaatc tggtgattgt cgaccgtgag ctggtgccac
    53581 ttttgtccaa agcctttgaa ctactcggtc gtgatatccc ggttgtggaa gtcaccgacc
    53641 cgaatgccgc gggtcaagac agtcttggcg ggcaggacta ttgcgagctt ttgaacaaag
    53701 gcgaatacgc tggcccggct gtgcccgagg atgaatggga cgcgattgcg ctgaactata
    53761 cctcgggcac ctccgggcgc ccgaaaggcg tggtgtatca ccaccgcggc gcttacctga
    53821 tggcacttgg cactgtggcg gcgtggcaga tgcccagcta tccggtttac ctgtccgttg
    53881 tgccaatgtt ccattgcaac ggctgggggc acccttgggt gatggcactt caggggggaa
    53941 ccatggtatt cacccgcgtg ccggccgcag acaagattat ggcgtcgatc cacgaacatg
    54001 gcgtgaccca tttgggcgcg gccccaatcg tactgcagat gcttgccgaa ttggacaaca
    54061 gcggaaccgc ccctttttac ccggccatca aagtgatgac cgcaggtgcg ccgcccccac
    54121 cttcggtttt ggagaaaact acggcgatgg gtctggacgt catgcaggtc tacggcctaa
    54181 ccgaaacctt tggccacatt tctcagtgcc tgtggcagga agagtgggcc gatgaaagcc
    54241 cggccgagca ggcgcgactg caagcgcaac aaggcatcgc ctttccaatg gtcgaatctg
    54301 ttgaggtcat cgaccgcgac agctgggaaa ccgtcccccg ggatggcgaa acgcagggtg
    54361 agatcaccat tcgcggcaat acggtcatga agggttatta caaggacgct gctgccacga
    54421 ccgaggcttt cgacaagggg tatttctggt ccggagacgc cgccgtggtc aacccggaca
    54481 gctacatgca gatccgggac agattgaagg acgtcatcat ctcgggcggt gaaaacatat
    54541 cctcggttga ggtcgaggcc gttctgtacc gccaccccgc gatccaggcg gccgcagttg
    54601 tggccaaacc cgaccccaaa tggggcgagg tgccctgtgc ctttgtcgaa ttgcgaccgg
    54661 gccacctagc agagggccgc gaaatcatag cgttttgccg cgagcatttg gccgggttca
    54721 aggcacccaa gtcagtggtg tttactgacc tgcccaagac ttcgaccggg aaaatccaga
    54781 aattccagct cagggaaaaa ataaaagccg cagagccctg aaagaccggc ccttttcatc
    54841 ccttggacag cctgtgccgc gccctgatga ccatcctttg gggccgacac tttgcagcaa
    54901 gatgcgaacc caccaagaaa ccgcgaaagg cttctggatg gggagcaccc cttttgctaa
    54961 cgtcgccccg atcatgacca cttaccgtga aataatccgg ccccacttta taccgcgcct
    55021 attcaaagtt gcattgccgg atgtgcggtt cggcacgact tcaagaccta atctgcagct
    55081 ctgttcgaag aacgtcctgg tggcgtctga tatcgccctg ccccaaaccc accgacccgg
    55141 agcccgacca tgcctgtcga aacgtttgat tacatcgtcg taggggctgg caccgccggt
    55201 tgcctgcttg ccaatcgcct cagcaaggac ccgtcgaaca gagtgctgtt gctggaagcc
    55261 ggtaaaaagg acacctaccc ctggattcac atcccggtcg gctatctgta ctgcatcggt
    55321 aatcctcgta ccgattggct gtatcggacc gagccagaca aaggcctgaa cggccgcgcg
    55381 ctactctatc cacgcggcag gacattgggc ggctgttcct caatcaacgg catgatctac
    55441 atgcgcggtc aggcgcggga ctatgacaac tgggccaagt taagtggaga ggaagactgg
    55501 agctgggaaa actcggtccc ggacttcaag gcacatgaaa accactacaa gctggacaat
    55561 ggcgccgatc cggaaaccgg caacaacagc cggttttcgg acctgcatgg gcatggcggc
    55621 gaatggcgcg tagaaaagca gcgtctgcgc tgggatgtgc tggatgcctt tgccaacgcc
    55681 gcagtcgagg caggaattga accgaccgat gactttaatt cgggcgacaa tgccggggtt
    55741 ggttatttcg atgtgaacca gaaatcaggt tggcgatgga gcacctcgaa aggtttcctc
    55801 cgccccgcga aagcgcgcca gaacctggcc atctggaccg aagcgcaggt cgagcgcctg
    55861 accttcgata ctgcccccga tggcgcaacc cgctgctccg gcgcgttagt gcattgcgcg
    55921 gggcattcgg tgaccgtgtg tgcctccacc gaggtcatcc tgtcggcagg tgccatcaac
    55981 tcgccacaga ttctgcagtt gtcaggtatc ggcaatgccg agtttctgaa gtcccacgga
    56041 attgaggtgg tgcagaacgc gcccgctgtt ggagaaaacc tgcaggacca cctgcagatc
    56101 cgcgcagtgt tcaaggtaga cggaaccaaa accctcaata cgctggcaaa cagcctttta
    56161 ggcaaggcca ggatcggtct gcaatatgcc ctgcaacgct ctggtccgat gagcatgtcg
    56221 cccagtcagt tgggggcctt cactcggtcc gacccgtccc gcgctcatcc taacttggaa
    56281 tatcacgtcc aaccgctgag ccttgaagcc tttggcgaag atctgcacga tttcccggcc
    56341 atcaccgtca gcgtctgcaa cctgaacccg accagccgtg gcctcgttcg catccgctcg
    56401 aacaaataca cccacgcgcc gatgatcacg ccgaactatc tggccaccaa ggatgaccgc
    56461 aaggtcgctg ccgacagcct gcgccaagtg cgcgagatca tgtccaaacc agcgatgcag
    56521 aaatacagtc cgcaggaatg gaagccgggt gttcagttcc ggaccgatga agaactggca
    56581 aatctggccg gtgacatcgc caacaccatc tttcaccctg taggcacggc aaagatgggg
    56641 cacgaggacg atccgaccgc ggtggtcgat ccctatctga aggtcaaagg catcaagggg
    56701 ctgcgcgtag ttgacgctag catcatgccc gagatcacca gcggcaacac caacgccccg
    56761 accctgatga tcgcggaaaa ggccgcacgc tggattctgg acggtcggta acccaaccac
    56821 acagtggcct cgggttcttg ggcggacccg ggtcttgtgt caaatcagcg gccaagaacc
    56881 atggaacggc agggacagtg cgcatgctgt tccgattgtc ctctggactg ccgcttgtcg
    56941 gtgtcaaagc caccggcctt gctcagtaaa ctgtaggttc ccgccacggt cggggcgcag
    57001 cagatcagag agcgacgccc cgctttggaa aagcccggcc aatgctagct gatccgcaac
    57061 aaactgatcc tcaaacatga tcaggtcgat gccattcggt tcaggtatcg gcctatctca
    57121 cacagaaaac ttgccagata tgcaggtttt agggcatatt tgtatggatt taataagttc
    57181 aaattcatac aaatgaattt cttgaggctg aaccgagcgg cgggcgcttt gcgcccgaga
    57241 ccacctgtgg gggaaggaag ttggttttgg cttggttgag actgttactc gttttttgtt
    57301 gtgttttgct gctgccatcg caggttttag ctgaaatcgg gaaagtaata ggcgtcaaac
    57361 aaggcgcact catcacgcgc gctgggaaaa cccaaccgtt gcaggctgga atgggagttg
    57421 cttccggcga ttccatttca accgaccgta gcggtgtggt tcagcttgtt ttcgttgacg
    57481 aaaccaagat tgccatcggt ccgaacgcac gcatgatgct ggatgtgaca atgctgcgcg
    57541 gcaaccgaaa ggccaagaat ttcgcggttc aggcattggg tggcagtttt cggtttatct
    57601 ccggcaagag caaaaagcgc gcctattcca tcaacactcc gaccgcgaca atggcggtgc
    57661 ggggcacaac cttcgacctt tgggtcgttc ccggcactca aagtgccatg ctggttttgc
    57721 aggggcgggt agaaatgtgc ggccagaacg gcaattgccg tgaagccggg cgccagtgca
    57781 gccttctggc aacgacacaa gccggcagta ttggtcgccc tgtcgatcag gaaagctatg
    57841 acaaggcact gaaaaagggg tttcccttcg ttcagtcgca ggaacagctg ctggcccctt
    57901 tgcaagtaga cttcagaggt tgcggaacag acacactgcc accgccaccg caacggtccg
    57961 aggcgcggga aaccagtccc gagcgcggcg aaacaggcgg tgttgaaagc gccgcggctg
    58021 cggagtcgcg cagtgaaact ccgtccgggc aaagcgtcgg tcaggggaat ggcggcaaca
    58081 tcggcagcaa taccggcagc ggcaacggca atggcggcaa catcggagcc agcagcggca
    58141 gcggggatgg gcgcggtggt tcgatcggtg gtggctcggg cagcggtggt ccgggaagcg
    58201 gcggcacaat cggcggcggc gacaccggag gattcggggg cgctcccggc ggcggtggcg
    58261 ccggtgggaa tggcggtaac agcggcagct gaagatataa tggcaccgct agatgacacc
    58321 agttcaggcg atgtcgtggc ggcacccgca cgttcaggga tgaccaaggc attcggaggc
    58381 taacgtgacc ggaaagccca gggaaagaac ggggcgacgg cgagcctttc agtttgtggg
    58441 gctcggactg attctgtttg gatgtttcat aagggtgctc gatccttacc cggtgcgaat
    58501 gacgcggctg atttattttg accttttgca acgcatttcg ccgcgggaat acaaccccga
    58561 ccttccagtt cgcgtagtgg atattgacga acggtcgctg gctaactggg ggcaatggcc
    58621 ctggcccaga accctgcttg ctcagatggt caataacctg ggcgaatacg gtgctgcctc
    58681 catcgccttt gacatgctgt tcattgagcc cgacaggttc tcacccacac gcctgctgaa
    58741 cgatcctgct cttgctggcg tggtttcggt ggaccatcat gcctcgaaac tggacaacga
    58801 cgtgctgttc gcgctggaaa tcgccaactg gccagtggtt ttgggtgccg cggcccggca
    58861 atccggcgac gggcgggccg tcacgcccca cgccggcatc atagaaatcg gggaaacgcc
    58921 aactgcgggg ctggtcacgg ttcctcattg gacgccgccc gccccgccgc tggatcgcag
    58981 cgcagcaggt gtcggcgggg tcaacgtttc acctctgggc ggcatgggta tcatacgccg
    59041 cgttcccatc ctgtggggcg gcccggacgg aacgctgccg gggctgggcg tcgaggcact
    59101 cagggtcgca ttggacgagc ccatcatcat tgccgagggt acaccggacg aagctggtat
    59161 catgttggcg gtcgagatcg gagagttccg actgcccacc acggaaaacg gcgaagtctg
    59221 ggtccggtac agacgtgaca atccggattt gtacctgtcg gcggacgata tcatgcaaga
    59281 cccggataac cccgctctgc gcgcagaaat cgaaggtcac atcatattgg tcggcacctc
    59341 agctgcggga ctgttcgaca tgcaccagac ggcgctgggt gaatccgttc cgggagtgtc
    59401 gatccacgcg caaatcctgg agcaaattct gaccggcgaa atgatgagcc gctcggatgt
    59461 gaccgccgcc cttgaattgc tgtccttcgt cactctgggc atcgtggtca cggctgtcat
    59521 ggcccggttc ggcgcggtgg cctcgttcgt ggcgggtggc gcctcggcgg cggttgttct
    59581 cggcatcagt tggctggcct tccagaacca gctgatcctg ttcgatgtca cttttccgtt
    59641 gatgggtggc atggccaatt tcggccttct cgcgggctat ctgttcattt cgacagagcg
    59701 cgaaaagcgg gtgatccgac agatcttttc tcactatgtc gcgcccgaaa tcctggatga
    59761 gatggagggg acaggtcatc aactgcaact aggaggggaa acgcaggata tcactgtgat
    59821 gttttccgat atccgaggct tcaccccgct gtccgagtcg atttcggcca cggatcttgt
    59881 cgccctgcta aaccagttgt tttcacagat cggggatcag atcctgctgg aacgaggcac
    59941 catcgacaag ttcataggcg atgcggtgat ggccttttgg aacgcgccgt tgccagtcga
    60001 gaaccaccct tgccgcgcag cacaggcggc gctgctgatg cggcaggcgc tgatcgaatt
    60061 caatgcgtcg gacgccatga ctgggcggcc accgattgcc cttgccacgg gctgcgctac
    60121 cggtcgggcc tgtgtcggca atatcgggtc caaacgtcgg ttcaactaca ccgtgattgg
    60181 ggatgtggtg aacgtcgcag cgcggatcga acaatgttgc cgccatgtca actatgacat
    60241 cctggtttct tgttcggttt acgaaaaaac caggcacgac atggccatgc tcgaggccgg
    60301 gtatgtcgac ctcaaaggcc gcaccgatct ggagcctgtg tttgttctgg tgggcgacaa
    60361 ggccatgctg gacacgcccg cgtttcaaaa gctggacgca acccacaaga aactgattga
    60421 ggccattcgg ggtcgtcagc caccggatca ggtcgaggcg atctgcgaag attgcattgc
    60481 tcaggcgcgt cacatcgaac ccggcctgct gaaattctac ggcgcgctgt ccggccgaac
    60541 ggcggacttc aggtccgagt tccagtccag ccagttgatt ttcagccacc acgagcgcga
    60601 aagcacgtcc tcagcgtgac gagcttagaa cagacagcca tgcttgcccg ccaggcaagg
    60661 tgcatacgac cacccagggc cgggtgcatt cctgctttca gcgttgccct aatcgacggc
    60721 tctgttcccc ggaagccttc atccttcggc gggcgcgcag gaccccagat agcggcgaac
    60781 agtttcggcc atcccgaatg tcaaagcatc gcagaacagc gcatggccga tagagacctc
    60841 tgtaatcgac gggatacggg taatcagctt gcgcgtcccg ccaaccgtca gatcgtgacc
    60901 cgcattgacc tgcaggccct gcctcttggc tgcggctgct gcttcagcca gacgttcaag
    60961 ttcccgatct tcagcaacgg gatcgctgtg ggcgccacca aacgggccag tataaagctc
    61021 gacccgatcc gcccctgtct gggctgcagg acccatatgt gtcgcgtccg ggtcgctaaa
    61081 cagcgacgcg cgatggccgt ttctcttaag cccggcaacc acctctgcca gcatcgcgcc
    61141 ctgtgtctcg taatcccagc catggtcgct tgtcgcctgc gtgggatcat ccggcacaag
    61201 cgtcacctga tccgcgcgaa cctcgtgaac aagcgacagg aaccggggat cgggatagcc
    61261 ttcgacattc agctcccggt ccggaaactc tgtatcaagc agcacccgca gcgcccgtac
    61321 atctccgggt cgggtatggc gttcgtctgg ccgggggtgc acggtcacac cagcagcacc
    61381 tgcagctaag gcgatccggg ccagatccac cacatccggc catgggtgtt cgcgccggtt
    61441 tcgaagcaag gcagcaacgt tcagattcac cgaaaggtct gtcatgtcat tgccctacaa
    61501 ctgaaaagtc tgcacatgcg cgggcatcgg gataccgtcg atgttgcggg gatcggggat
    61561 cgggtctccg accttggtgc tgacgggaat gacaccggcc cagatcggca ggccgtaatc
    61621 ctcttcctca tccttgggtc caccggtgcg aatcttggcg ctgccttcgg aaatctc
//
LOCUS       contig00004            60819 bp    DNA              UNK 01-JAN-1980
DEFINITION  Genus species strain strain.
ACCESSION   contig00004
VERSION     contig00004
KEYWORDS    .
SOURCE      .
  ORGANISM  .
            .
FEATURES             Location/Qualifiers
     CDS             416..1183
                     /locus_tag="BF4_02374"
                     /EC_number="1.1.1.390"
                     /inference="ab initio prediction:Prodigal:002006"
                     /inference="similar to AA sequence:UniProtKB:P0DOV5"
                     /codon_start=1
                     /transl_table=11
                     /product="Sulfoquinovose 1-dehydrogenase"
                     /translation="MDQPATFHDLNGASVYITGGGSGVGAALTDGFLAQGANVAFIGRS
                     DASGFVDEMHDKHGRAPLFIQGDMTDTELLHTTMKKAAEAHGPLNVLINNAANDKRHSL
                     EETTTEFWDWMIEVNLKAYYFACQEAARQMQGKGGAIVNFSSISYMMGNAGYPIYTTSN
                     AGITGMTRSLARELGPQNIRVNALAPGWVLTQKQLDMWATPEDLAAHLDRQCLKEHLTP
                     EDMIAPTLFLASNASRAMTGQCMAVDGGVVVTG"
     gene            416..1183
                     /locus_tag="BF4_02374"
     CDS             1245..2081
                     /gene="dgoK1_1"
                     /locus_tag="BF4_02375"
                     /EC_number="2.7.1.58"
                     /inference="ab initio prediction:Prodigal:002006"
                     /inference="similar to AA sequence:UniProtKB:Q92RN7"
                     /codon_start=1
                     /transl_table=11
                     /product="putative 2-dehydro-3-deoxygalactonokinase DgoK1"
                     /db_xref="COG:COG3734"
                     /translation="MQGETVLDQAYSDKGMARVDKSGFQPALFELIEGWLGSGPTDVVA
                     CGMVGARQGWVEAPYSAVPCEPTPVAPFRVPGTDSRIRAFVVPGLKQNAPPDVMRGEET
                     QIAGFLASHQNWDGVICLPGTHTKWVQVSAGEVVSFRTFMTGEMFDLLAGQSVLKHSVG
                     QGWDDAAFAEAAADTLSRPEQLAARLFGLRAADLLQGQDRGITRAQLSGFLIGAELAAT
                     RPYWLGQQLAIIGAKGLSDIYAKALQQQGAFVETANSTQCTLAGLLQARNLTRQTA"
     gene            1245..2081
                     /locus_tag="BF4_02375"
                     /gene="dgoK1_1"
     CDS             2078..2683
                     /gene="dgoA_1"
                     /locus_tag="BF4_02376"
                     /EC_number="4.1.2.21"
                     /inference="ab initio prediction:Prodigal:002006"
                     /inference="similar to AA sequence:UniProtKB:Q6BF16"
                     /codon_start=1
                     /transl_table=11
                     /product="2-dehydro-3-deoxy-6-phosphogalactonate aldolase"
                     /db_xref="COG:COG0800"
                     /translation="MSRPIIAILRGLRPSDAVATGQVLIDAGIDNIEVPLNSPDPLESI
                     GILAEQFGDRALIGAGTVLTTDQVDAVAKVGGRLIVSPNCDAQVISHTHQLGLESWPGI
                     FTPTEAFTALKAGASGLKLFPGTLAGPAGLSALRAVLPKGTLVYAVGGAGPENFDQWIK
                     AGANGFGIGSALFKPDMTAAEVAGRAARIVAAYEEAAG"
     gene            2078..2683
                     /locus_tag="BF4_02376"
                     /gene="dgoA_1"
     CDS             2680..3540
                     /locus_tag="BF4_02377"
                     /EC_number="3.1.1.99"
                     /inference="ab initio prediction:Prodigal:002006"
                     /inference="similar to AA sequence:UniProtKB:P0DOV6"
                     /codon_start=1
                     /transl_table=11
                     /product="6-deoxy-6-sulfogluconolactonase"
                     /translation="MSVIYDDRPCELGEGPLWHPERRQLFWFDIVGKKLMTRENGEPHS
                     WQFDEHVSAAGWVDSETLLIASETGLWRFGLMTKQKELITPLEADNPITRSNDGRADPW
                     GGFWIGTMGKDAEPGAGAIYRYWQGELQQLVPDVTISNAICFAPDRTCAYYADTVRKQV
                     MRWPLNPETGWPEGESTVFLDHRVDGLNPDGAVVDADGNIWIAQWGANRVAAYTPAGRF
                     LTAIAFEAAHTSCPAFGGDDLTTLFCTTARDGLDAETLAKHPTNGMTFAAPGAGKGQAE
                     HRVLL"
     gene            2680..3540
                     /locus_tag="BF4_02377"
     CDS             3537..5447
                     /locus_tag="BF4_02378"
                     /EC_number="3.2.1.23"
                     /inference="ab initio prediction:Prodigal:002006"
                     /inference="similar to AA sequence:UniProtKB:O69315"
                     /codon_start=1
                     /transl_table=11
                     /product="Beta-galactosidase"
                     /translation="MKPELGVCYYPEHWPEEMWAEDAARMVETGLSWVRIGEFAWSRME
                     PAPGDLRLDWLDQAIEVLGAAGLKVVLGTPTATPPRWMLEKHPDMLAVDAQGQPRKFGS
                     RRHFCFSHRGYIAECERIARIMGERYGHNSHIAAWQIDNEYGCHETTVSYSQPALQAFR
                     RWLAEQYESIESLNTAWGNIFWSMEYDSFDQIDLPNLTVTEPNPAHVLAFRRFSSDQVA
                     VFNKAQVDVLRPLTDAPLLHNYMGRILDFDHFKLGAHLDIATWDSYPIGFLSDRLEADE
                     AHKTAFLQQGDPDMQAFHHDLYRAVGRGRWWVMEQQPGPVNWAPYNPAPLPGMVRLWSL
                     EAVAHGAEVVSYFRWRQAPFAQEQMHAGLLTPNNAPAPALAEARQTADDLAQLGTVTQT
                     QADVAILFDYASDWAWTTQPHGAGFSYFRLVFSAYRALRRAGLSVDILSSSETPEARYK
                     LILAPGLATLDGRVDQHPGDLTLYGPRSGAITHDFQIPETGRPGLTELNCEVELVETLP
                     PNTRREVVGGGAARHWIDRLSGNAPDLLTYADGTSALKGENGIWYLSGFPDEVLWDRVI
                     SMAAQEVGLSLKPLPAGLRQRETDQHIFLINYTSVPVSWNGYEIDACDVLILKKDAPEE
                     A"
     gene            3537..5447
                     /locus_tag="BF4_02378"
     CDS             complement(5484..6791)
                     /locus_tag="BF4_02379"
                     /inference="ab initio prediction:Prodigal:002006"
                     /codon_start=1
                     /transl_table=11
                     /product="hypothetical protein"
                     /translation="MNNSFLRISIWVYLVIFFLYLLGPLVIMSVTAFNSSVFPRMTPWE
                     CLTFQWFGELFQDQRILNGIKNSLIIGAGTVVLSVAMGLAGALMLTQIWPKLRATYYTV
                     IIAPILIPGVVLGISTLVFWDRINRMLGLGADSVLSNGIFLTVIGQSTFIASYCMLVLV
                     ARLQRYDIALTEAALDLGASHAQAFRKILLPFMRPAIASAAVLAFLASFENYNTTTFTF
                     GEYPTLTIELAQKVRYGITPSISALAFIIVALTVFFALLNEAKLKRQELVAAARKNATV
                     EELAGKIKLPSFFSGNTAAVLVVVFAVATITLIGTATAYNPAQCIADVREQKQLEAQQR
                     IEELRKQREEQRRQLEEERKQRFEGVFEPGDLQPGTTEEEAEPDTGTNNSGFGNVFAPN
                     TLGGDGEEGEPDPETPPASNGGFGGAFDPNSLQNDQ"
     gene            complement(5484..6791)
                     /locus_tag="BF4_02379"
     CDS             complement(6788..7708)
                     /gene="potB_2"
                     /locus_tag="BF4_02380"
                     /inference="ab initio prediction:Prodigal:002006"
                     /inference="similar to AA sequence:UniProtKB:P0AFK4"
                     /codon_start=1
                     /transl_table=11
                     /product="Spermidine/putrescine transport system permease
                     protein PotB"
                     /db_xref="COG:COG1176"
                     /translation="MPRFLKEFFNRNGTGMGLAILGLVLFWTVGLIILPQLSMLDFSFR
                     PNLPPPEIGGPKDVYTLENYKYLIYGPEGGSQDYNAVDLRVFFRTLLAAVCVTIFNLIL
                     CYPIAYYLGQSKGSHIRIFAIMLIIPYWINEILRAFALRIIFGETGVLNTLFMGLGIWD
                     TPFDFIRNDIALYAGLGYAYILLMIFPMYNVIESLDKNQIEAARDLGAPWWRIHWRVVI
                     PYAKPGISSGCTMVFMLSAGALAAPQILGGPSSLWFTQLIYQQFNDNNDWPQGAAYAIV
                     LLVTCILFVLAMMRLFKVNMGDIGK"
     gene            complement(6788..7708)
                     /locus_tag="BF4_02380"
                     /gene="potB_2"
     CDS             complement(7721..8833)
                     /gene="btuD_6"
                     /locus_tag="BF4_02381"
                     /EC_number="7.6.2.8"
                     /inference="ab initio prediction:Prodigal:002006"
                     /inference="protein motif:HAMAP:MF_01005"
                     /codon_start=1
                     /transl_table=11
                     /product="Vitamin B12 import ATP-binding protein BtuD"
                     /translation="MSAGVGVDLENLWIRFGDFVAVRDANVNINGGDFFSFLGPSGCGK
                     TTILRAVSGFLDPSEGRVLIGGNDMQGIGPNKRPTALIFQNLALFPLMKVWENITFSME
                     IKGASATERRKRADELLDMIALPGQGDKLPSELSGGQRQRVAIARALCAEPDVLLLDEP
                     LSALDLKLRQHMRTELREIQQRVGITFIYITHDQGEALTMSDNIAVMRAGVIDQIADGK
                     TIYNDPNTAFAASFVGENNVFRGKIKQVMGSEALIRTNRSGDLVARISTANQGKMKEGD
                     DAMLFIRPEALAIAPDGATGDHFVTARVNHEEFEGNVFNIFTEGEGGKEIKVSIPNHGQ
                     SFKDHTGQNITLEYETHNAVLVPAGELAAE"
     gene            complement(7721..8833)
                     /locus_tag="BF4_02381"
                     /gene="btuD_6"
     CDS             complement(8951..10075)
                     /locus_tag="BF4_02382"
                     /inference="ab initio prediction:Prodigal:002006"
                     /codon_start=1
                     /transl_table=11
                     /product="hypothetical protein"
                     /translation="MAERKTLSRRSVLKGAGAAALAAPLYSKSALASSGEINILMWSDY
                     LPPSFIQEFETLTGIKVNYTGIGSNEEIINKMKATKGQGFDIVSPTNNRSLQWEPLELL
                     QPFDMSKVPIDLVNPAMASIGTDAWNFGDSGVHWLPHIWGTEGIAYRTDLWLPEGDAPS
                     YGDVWSEENAGKTMGRAHSMMLGAGLYMERAGEMEPGSVWAAYGDEETMRKVWGQITDW
                     CIERKNRIKLIWNDADTQKNGLLNEGVVVGQTWDGPPLALKSAGEPVHYQAPIEGAMAW
                     VDGMSMPTGAANIDQVYAFIDFAYQAKPAGVAIDSHGYNSPVLGADQYSGDTYKKNFAE
                     AYPGDSLANLNPWPAEAPWYAETRTEFVNKFKSA"
     gene            complement(8951..10075)
                     /locus_tag="BF4_02382"
     CDS             complement(10224..12188)
                     /locus_tag="BF4_02383"
                     /EC_number="3.2.1.23"
                     /inference="ab initio prediction:Prodigal:002006"
                     /inference="similar to AA sequence:UniProtKB:O69315"
                     /codon_start=1
                     /transl_table=11
                     /product="Beta-galactosidase"
                     /translation="MSKLELGVCYYPEQWDRSLWHEDARLMVEMGLDWVRIAEFTWGLI
                     EPERGQFQWDWLDEVIEVLGGAGLRVMMSTPTAAPPKWLIDEYPEILPVGPDGRVRGFG
                     SRRHYCFSSNVYLAESCRIATEYARRYGENPHVCAWQIDNEYNDHDTVLSYSDAARDGF
                     RRWLAERYGTIENLNRIWGTVFWASVYSSFDQIELPNGLVASPNPTHALDFARYSSDRV
                     RLFNRAQVDILRQYSPGRDITHNFMAGSFEFDHHAVAADLDIVGFDSYPLGNLLGSTLS
                     DEDKRRNLRTGAPDYQGFHCDLYRSQGKGRMWVLEQQPGPVDWAEKNPSPADGMVRLWT
                     WAAYAHGAQAVMFFRWRQARLAQEQFHTALLRSDGSLDQAALELAQVVQERDALPSTTR
                     QRAPVAILLDYASIWAADILPHDDAFPNAQIVREWYAGLRAQGIDLDFVGPEDDLTGYA
                     LIVLPQSMIVSPDLAKRLRDSLAKLLIGARAGSKTDDMHTPQNLAPGELADLAGVRILR
                     VESLPDLARESVRLEDGTQHEFTGWREIIETANKVTARFSSVYRDGSPAIVQSDRSMYL
                     AMIPRGPLLQAVLAEALRWADIPVTENYRDVRITRCGELWFAFNFSATAQVLPGSEDRQ
                     YLVGTSEIPPYGVSVWTEP"
     gene            complement(10224..12188)
                     /locus_tag="BF4_02383"
     CDS             complement(12185..13828)
                     /locus_tag="BF4_02384"
                     /inference="ab initio prediction:Prodigal:002006"
                     /codon_start=1
                     /transl_table=11
                     /product="hypothetical protein"
                     /translation="MSRLSSVRPSNLVLLAAAPFIIYLFATSSKYLRSLVAILGIGNDA
                     GPIFVGFLVILAVTVLGYLCARNARFPEAPGWLRFTALAALPAAVALAILGFATPQVLM
                     PFAESVFFHALSENTSTLIDRSSQTWVLFPKVVDKVQAGLQIMLVIYAIVIAAILLNSY
                     LPDGLRGYVQLGFEILTGAVLFYLMFMAHWQFATGVAITFRAAIFAYIFAAILGLIWVG
                     LQSFKPKARTTVTYGCISLALLAISAFFFMQPQVKYELIGTLDARIAIVRGTPQAQADM
                     IRFGEFQEDENQQYRIRSAPDATAALEQIETVDSVSGAFVPVGTNTKGYPVIWQTSFLP
                     DKYRNPALAFAVFGFLLLTLTVGGAQHKLHPLAVGAEFFVDTIRGIPMLVIILYIGLPL
                     AGAVKDATDGGIDMTNMTRGIIAISVGYSAYMAEIFRSGIEAIPRGQIEAGGSLGLSRW
                     QTARLIILPQALRIVTPPLGNEFIAMIKDTSLLSILSVRDMTQRMREFQAASFLPFAPF
                     NTAAILYVVITLGCASFLKWIERRTAREDR"
     gene            complement(12185..13828)
                     /locus_tag="BF4_02384"
     CDS             complement(13894..14643)
                     /gene="artJ"
                     /locus_tag="BF4_02385"
                     /inference="ab initio prediction:Prodigal:002006"
                     /inference="similar to AA sequence:UniProtKB:P30860"
                     /codon_start=1
                     /transl_table=11
                     /product="ABC transporter arginine-binding protein 1"
                     /db_xref="COG:COG0834"
                     /translation="MFKKLLAAAALTAMAAPAVFAADLEGRVLKIGTDATYPPMETVDE
                     STGEIVGFDVDVMNAICEKVNCVPNFVNTAWDGIFAALQQGEFDLVISGVSITPEREES
                     MDFSEPYIVVSQAILLQVDNGDMTLDDFKAGGQKLAAQTGTTNAQLAEELVGRENVSLY
                     DNFSAAILALQNADVQGVIIDGTSAAAYEQEFAGELTVGITGLKSDPLGIVFQEGDATV
                     DAINEGLAAIKTDGTLDALIGKYWGTE"
     gene            complement(13894..14643)
                     /locus_tag="BF4_02385"
                     /gene="artJ"
     CDS             complement(14666..15712)
                     /gene="cytR_2"
                     /locus_tag="BF4_02386"
                     /inference="ab initio prediction:Prodigal:002006"
                     /inference="similar to AA sequence:UniProtKB:P0ACN7"
                     /codon_start=1
                     /transl_table=11
                     /product="HTH-type transcriptional repressor CytR"
                     /db_xref="COG:COG1609"
                     /translation="MARATIKSIAKETGYSVGTVSNALRGAASVREKTRQEIELAATRL
                     GYRVNMDGLKLRTNKSYRVAVLVSVSPDAAEEWEGVEFTRVLAGISSALQGSRYEMSVF
                     NVADIPDAMTVLARIVQDGLADGVIFSGTLRGDPRIAYLQQNAFPFVTMGMSDSKTPHA
                     YVDFDSQVAAFDATTRLVQLGHRRIALVNPPAELIYASQRQAGYEQALTNGGIAPDKAL
                     VFNGPTTARTGQRSFDALMRLSNRPTACICANEAMTLGVLSAAHAAGIRVGRDLVVIST
                     DDLQLSRYFVPPPSTYYVPIEETSRLLGEYMLRALDGADPSETQKKIRATLIKRQPDTP
                     APKTASVK"
     gene            complement(14666..15712)
                     /locus_tag="BF4_02386"
                     /gene="cytR_2"
     CDS             complement(15712..16464)
                     /locus_tag="BF4_02387"
                     /inference="ab initio prediction:Prodigal:002006"
                     /codon_start=1
                     /transl_table=11
                     /product="hypothetical protein"
                     /translation="MRIAAQLYTVRQVGDLASQLNLVGACGFTDIETIGFHDLAPRDMV
                     RQVVRSGLTVRSAHFDWEEFETRFDEILDLLSLLKCQVAVMPWLSPEARPDTSEGWMDV
                     SGRLADWATRLVAHGACLAYHNHDFDLTGRPGETPLDLILSHENLYWQPDIGWLAVSQQ
                     DPAILLQRYSDRIVSVHAKDAEPSAGQGDERWRNPGQGVVDWPRVLRILASSPCSDLFV
                     EHDETLNHAETLRTGRTFLMRQLAAEVG"
     gene            complement(15712..16464)
                     /locus_tag="BF4_02387"
     CDS             16672..18750
                     /gene="glk"
                     /locus_tag="BF4_02388"
                     /EC_number="2.7.1.2"
                     /inference="ab initio prediction:Prodigal:002006"
                     /inference="protein motif:HAMAP:MF_00524"
                     /codon_start=1
                     /transl_table=11
                     /product="Glucokinase"
                     /translation="MPNKRAAAVNAPRETGMPEVKLIGGTPTGPAQQVLIMQNTRADFP
                     KDFLFGFATSGGHKKSEPQALDPVLKAGFDCYRFSIIWAHVLPDGQGSVKQAGLDDYDR
                     LIDTLLEHGIRPCATLCGKELPLALADLGGWRNRDSTGWLADYTETVMSRIGDRMFSVA
                     PIDAPAFLGDLYLDATGSCDARTAARRMHHMLLAHGRSIEAMRGLGMTNLGVEIPLAST
                     KNRCQTFNLLSGIFNNAYPNSTLTDLEQYLPEGWQSDFDTISTPIDWCGLNCDAYGQID
                     PLALTRIQKKYTKDLPIYLIETGSSERQQGSSGIFQHLQTVQNALEQSLPVKGCFFRTT
                     ATDVHTLRPTLEGGAVSLPLAQPTGVMHEHWNLVADIGGTNTRLGVISDGKLTDLRKYP
                     TGALPELLEAFHSLRDEIGTDPRAVVAAGAGPVKDGTIRLTNANLDLSESDIGRATGAQ
                     HTFVINDFTAAAWSVAEVTGDDVEVLQGATTPPPGTRLVVGSGTGLGVGALLFSEGRYH
                     TASGEGGHIGLSPRHVDEVEIFRAARQIAPDCFFDDTLVLEAEMFLSGTGLPILYQAAG
                     MAAGQADTPVRSARDILDDARAQTDPIAVRTADMFTAHLGAVMGDLAVVLMPTGGIFLV
                     GGVAKKNRWLFQQAFRDAFNAGGRFSDLRRTFNLYVSEQDEFGIVGANNFCKSALAR"
     gene            16672..18750
                     /locus_tag="BF4_02388"
                     /gene="glk"
     CDS             18789..19715
                     /gene="scrK"
                     /locus_tag="BF4_02389"
                     /EC_number="2.7.1.4"
                     /inference="ab initio prediction:Prodigal:002006"
                     /inference="similar to AA sequence:UniProtKB:P26420"
                     /codon_start=1
                     /transl_table=11
                     /product="Fructokinase"
                     /db_xref="COG:COG0524"
                     /translation="MILCCGEALIDMIPTLTASGDEGFVPHSGGAVFNTAVALGRLGAP
                     AGLLTGLSSDMFGQQLASALQASHVDDNHVIRSDRPTTMAFVQLKDGHATYSFMDENSA
                     GRMLLPEDMPNQLPAVSALYFGGISLACEPCADAYAALLDKHGADRAVMIDPNIRPDFI
                     KDQTRYRTRLNRMIAQADIVKVSDEDLDWIVPGPESIAEKVPLLLQAGPAVVIVTRGSD
                     GASGYLADGSEISVPVPPVEVVDTVGAGDTFNAGVLAELERAGHLNKLALHALTPDQLR
                     AALLKGAKVAAVTVSRPGANPPWAHEL"
     gene            18789..19715
                     /locus_tag="BF4_02389"
                     /gene="scrK"
     CDS             19732..20403
                     /locus_tag="BF4_02390"
                     /inference="ab initio prediction:Prodigal:002006"
                     /codon_start=1
                     /transl_table=11
                     /product="hypothetical protein"
                     /translation="MKRSDINAIKTEAEAFIRSFGAVLPPFANWSPDQMRSDKAAGIRE
                     RGLGWDITDYGQGRFVELGLFLFTLRNGEVGDLNNGRGMLYAEKLLVSRDKQLSPMHRH
                     IIKAEDIINRGGGDLVMEIYASDAEGGIDRDNPVIVPSDGCPVTIKPGELLRLKPGESV
                     TLMPGIWHAFWAEKGDCLIGEVSTVNDDRTDNVFEDPIPRFATIEEDAAPDFLLVADYY
                     S"
     gene            19732..20403
                     /locus_tag="BF4_02390"
     CDS             20518..20775
                     /locus_tag="BF4_02391"
                     /inference="ab initio prediction:Prodigal:002006"
                     /codon_start=1
                     /transl_table=11
                     /product="hypothetical protein"
                     /translation="MVTKAELEAQVADLRRQLDEQKAASQQAPEPEPHDTVADRIAENF
                     DNWSGQLEEALTELEDLPQKRPILFALGIFTLGYLLGRSR"
     gene            20518..20775
                     /locus_tag="BF4_02391"
     CDS             20786..21259
                     /locus_tag="BF4_02392"
                     /inference="ab initio prediction:Prodigal:002006"
                     /codon_start=1
                     /transl_table=11
                     /product="hypothetical protein"
                     /translation="MSRISRNISIILRAERLIAQRHVAVAARRTGFYAAAGLAVGLAVI
                     MLNVAGFLWLSESLSKPLAALIMAGANLLLALILALVANTQNAQADTTAAVELRDMALQ
                     DIETEIKETLSEARGTVAGLRRDPLGALTPDVISTILGTLVRYARRRKNKPDQ"
     gene            20786..21259
                     /locus_tag="BF4_02392"
     CDS             complement(21266..22435)
                     /gene="ackA"
                     /locus_tag="BF4_02393"
                     /EC_number="2.7.2.1"
                     /inference="ab initio prediction:Prodigal:002006"
                     /inference="similar to AA sequence:UniProtKB:P37877"
                     /codon_start=1
                     /transl_table=11
                     /product="Acetate kinase"
                     /db_xref="COG:COG0282"
                     /translation="MADHVLALNAGSSSLKFGLYELGEGNRPRMRWHGQIERLGDAPRL
                     LAESSGGRSVDQPLTDAKGHDGAIQAFLDMAQEYLPDIHIRAIGHRVVHGGTVYSEPVQ
                     IDEKVVETLAEFVPFAPLHQPYSLAGIQAASAAFPDTVQVACFDTAFHRTHPWVNDTFA
                     LPQSYYDKGVRRYGFHGLSYDYITQKLKEIAPSLYDGRVVIAHLGNGASMCAVSGGRAL
                     ASTMGFSALDGLPMGTRSGQLDPGVVLYMMQQEGMSADEIAEMLYRKSGLLGLSGMSSD
                     MRTLLAAETPEARRAIDYYVFRIRRELGALSAALEGLDALVFTGGIGENAAQIRQRVCE
                     GMRWIGIEMDPNRNADGGTVLSTDFSRVRILTIPTNEEMVIARAAARMM"
     gene            complement(21266..22435)
                     /locus_tag="BF4_02393"
                     /gene="ackA"
     CDS             complement(22428..23822)
                     /locus_tag="BF4_02394"
                     /inference="ab initio prediction:Prodigal:002006"
                     /codon_start=1
                     /transl_table=11
                     /product="hypothetical protein"
                     /translation="MKIEENRTYAQVEEGDEAQVTRLCTIDDLYAFASASGDHNPLHLA
                     GYDGDGDGRPEAVAPALWPAGLIAAVLGNILPGAGTQTRWANLSFHLPVIAGDEVTAFV
                     TVTEKREDGDLLCAAEVRRVGDNALVLSGEVQVTPPAKHMTFDSVEVPGLIVQRHRHFD
                     ALIAQAEPMDPMPTAVVAPEEPNSLGGALLGKAKGIITPILLGDPDKIAAAAAELGASL
                     SGIEIIEANSHEIAAHRAVDLVVEGKAQTLMKGHLHTDVLLRAVLRRDRGLRTGRRLSH
                     VFVMDVPGMSRPIMVTDAAVNIAPDLETKADIVQNAIHLAHSIGIETPKVGVLSAVETI
                     NPHMPSSVDAALLSKMAERGQITGGLVDGPLAMDNAIDLNAARTKGITSEVAGAADILV
                     APNIEAGNMVAKQLTYISHAEAAGIVVGAAVPIILTSRADDDASRLASCAVAALHARAN
                     KGKIHG"
     gene            complement(22428..23822)
                     /locus_tag="BF4_02394"
     CDS             complement(23819..26242)
                     /locus_tag="BF4_02395"
                     /inference="ab initio prediction:Prodigal:002006"
                     /codon_start=1
                     /transl_table=11
                     /product="hypothetical protein"
                     /translation="MFSNVQKTSLKLGSEMAQDAAAVQDRTFDIVTRALDQSGVQWHLL
                     AKSVRLQSTKIAETHSERTRDLIQGFADVSQHLVGSQSVAKDWAAYLKDASQRVVLTMD
                     ALRERGDVFLEHEAAGCPPVLVYDYEIIVDGKSLKRACNYQLLRILPPKGVTVVDTKRP
                     YIIIDPRAGHGGGIGGFKPDSQVGVALSKGHPVYFVSFGRDPVPGQTLADIMHAEAGFV
                     RTVRARHPDSPQPVVTGNCQGGWATLLMAACNPDLTGPLILNGAPVAPWSGEVGENPMR
                     YNAGVLGGTWQPMLWSDLGAGTFDGANLVMNFEQLNPSRNYFGKYFDLYRDPEAGWKRF
                     IDFERWWGGYFILNEAEIHWIVEQLFVGNRLVKNTAQLEPGVPVDIKEIKGPIFVFASQ
                     GDNITPPQQALNWIAATYADEEEIRLRGQRIIYMLHDEVGHLGIFVSSKVARKEHTELA
                     STLETVEAMAPGLYEMVIENIEGEGQDKRFEVRFYDRTLEDVAALDDGQEDEASFAAVA
                     HMSEVQANVYETFGRPAVRSLSMPMGAKALRELHPLRVQRAAMSSANPVMKGVEHLADT
                     VREQREPAAPDNPFLELEKLTADWIEQVMDLNRDLRDAWYEAAFFTLWGGPLATWFGKK
                     YAAHRTLPDPESLRSLPQVEAALAHMKQGGLPEAVIRLLILLGASNQSFRAEILHRWAH
                     VFRNEAPFKNLTVEQRQRMLHEQTVIVTFDEQGAMDSLPDLLPRASERKQAVDLIKRVL
                     GDIPDPSPELVGMAQALYETLDLAEVEKKSDATTKPAPKSRARKAAAVNKAKQQ"
     gene            complement(23819..26242)
                     /locus_tag="BF4_02395"
     CDS             26574..27194
                     /gene="napF_2"
                     /locus_tag="BF4_02396"
                     /inference="ab initio prediction:Prodigal:002006"
                     /inference="protein motif:HAMAP:MF_02201"
                     /codon_start=1
                     /transl_table=11
                     /product="Ferredoxin-type protein NapF"
                     /translation="MKNKALVYDLDQNSSPLETLLRYRRKRIKREQSSRMSQMTSRRAF
                     LSASMFREDSNTVRPPGSAAPGFVDQCSKCGDCAEACPENVIAIGQDGFPVFQPGGDPC
                     TFCGDCAKACPTDALQIERLADWSWRAAIQDASCLSMNGVSCRICQDNCEQNAIRFRLQ
                     LGGRAEPALDAETCNGCGACVALCPVDAVAFERRPITQTETVQ"
     gene            26574..27194
                     /locus_tag="BF4_02396"
                     /gene="napF_2"
     CDS             27191..27484
                     /gene="napD"
                     /locus_tag="BF4_02397"
                     /inference="ab initio prediction:Prodigal:002006"
                     /inference="protein motif:HAMAP:MF_02200"
                     /codon_start=1
                     /transl_table=11
                     /product="Chaperone NapD"
                     /translation="MNICGCLAHVAQEQTDAAAQTMRDTPGVEVHAQAEDGRFVIVVED
                     TPDRLASEIIMDLHQIPGVISLTLTYHHFEDLAESAPHPEAPSQTTSRRLTL"
     gene            27191..27484
                     /locus_tag="BF4_02397"
                     /gene="napD"
     CDS             27481..29973
                     /gene="napA_2"
                     /locus_tag="BF4_02398"
                     /EC_number="1.9.6.1"
                     /inference="ab initio prediction:Prodigal:002006"
                     /inference="similar to AA sequence:UniProtKB:P33937"
                     /codon_start=1
                     /transl_table=11
                     /product="Periplasmic nitrate reductase"
                     /db_xref="COG:COG0243"
                     /translation="MTTSESRRTFLKASAAAATASAAGIPLATGQANAQTGAPDIRWDK
                     AACRFCGTGCSVLVGTKDGRVVATQGDPDAPVNRGLNCIKGYFLSKIMYGKDRLTTPLL
                     RKSNGVYDKNGEFEPVSWDEAFDVMAAKWKEALAKKGPTSVGMFGSGQWTVWEGYAAAK
                     MMKAGFRSNNIDPNARHCMASAVVGFIRTFGIDEPMGCYDDLEHADTFVLWGSNMAEMH
                     PILWSRLTDTRLTKPGCEVHVLSTFEHRSFELADNGMVFNPQTDLAILNYIANYIIQTG
                     AVNEEFVKNHVNITKTATDIGYGLRDSHPLQQEAANPNVGKMEPISFEEYAEAVAPYTL
                     EYTAELSGVPADRLEKLAKQYADPNRKVMSLWTMGFNQHTRGSWVNSLMYNVHLLVGKI
                     SEPGNSPFSLTGQPSACGTAREVGTFAHRLPADMVVMNDKHREICETAWNVPAGTIPAK
                     PGFHAVLQHRKLKDGDLNAYWVQCTNNMQAAPNINEEGYPGYRNPENFIAVSDPYPTVT
                     AVSADLILPTAMWVEKEGAYGNAERRTQFWRQQVKAPGEAKSDLWQVMEFSKRFTVEEV
                     WGEELLATMPEHRGKTMYEVLFANGAIDKYPLSETAEGFDNDESEHFGYYVQKGLFEEY
                     AEFGRGHAHDLAPFETYHEARGLRWPVVDGKETLYRFREGYDPYVPEGAGVKFYGKKDG
                     KANIIFAPYEPAAEEPDEEYDLWLCTGRVLEHWHSGSMTRRVPELHRAYPNAVVYMHPQ
                     DAKDRGLRRGQEIVLSTRRGEVTSRVETRGRNKAPRGLVFMPWFDEHQLTNKLTLDATC
                     PLSKETDFKKCACKVERA"
     gene            27481..29973
                     /locus_tag="BF4_02398"
                     /gene="napA_2"
     CDS             30001..30819
                     /gene="napG"
                     /locus_tag="BF4_02399"
                     /inference="ab initio prediction:Prodigal:002006"
                     /inference="similar to AA sequence:UniProtKB:P0AAL3"
                     /codon_start=1
                     /transl_table=11
                     /product="Ferredoxin-type protein NapG"
                     /db_xref="COG:COG1145"
                     /translation="MSLTGTPISPQRRRFLQDSARAAGGCVVAGSLLAWLARDARALPA
                     EALRPPGALPEQEFLSACIRCGLCVRDCPYDTLKLAELGADAVATGTPYFTARDVPCEM
                     CDDIPCVAACPTGALDPGLDNIDDAEMGVAVLVDQENCLNFLGLRCDVCYRVCPVIDEA
                     ITLETAHNDRSGHHAMFIPTVHADRCTGCGMCEKSCVLPEAAIKVLPTRLARGSSADHY
                     RKGWEEKETHGGPLVDGLIDLPDRLPGPGTDNLATPGGFAPTYDLPGVGQ"
     gene            30001..30819
                     /locus_tag="BF4_02399"
                     /gene="napG"
     CDS             30816..31733
                     /gene="napH"
                     /locus_tag="BF4_02400"
                     /inference="ab initio prediction:Prodigal:002006"
                     /inference="similar to AA sequence:UniProtKB:P33934"
                     /codon_start=1
                     /transl_table=11
                     /product="Ferredoxin-type protein NapH"
                     /db_xref="COG:COG0348"
                     /translation="MSARTHLPVGQEAKATKGWIGAHRYLLLRRTSQLFFLALFLLGPW
                     FGIWVVQGTLAGSLTLGVLPLTDPLVLLQSIVAGHWPELTALIGGVIVLVAYALIGGRV
                     YCSWVCPINPVTDAANWLHRRLDLPKGWQPKRNTRLWILATVLIVSGLTGVIAWELVNP
                     ITMLHRGLIFGAGFVWALIAAIFVFDLVVARHGWCGHICPVGAFYGLIGSKSLLRVSAA
                     NRTACDDCMDCYAVCPENQIISPALKGKPGTTPLILSPDCTNCGRCIDVCAVDVFKFTH
                     RFDDHVVAPSDPVPAPEPREARPI"
     gene            30816..31733
                     /locus_tag="BF4_02400"
                     /gene="napH"
     CDS             31746..32183
                     /gene="napB"
                     /locus_tag="BF4_02401"
                     /inference="ab initio prediction:Prodigal:002006"
                     /inference="similar to AA sequence:UniProtKB:P0ABL3"
                     /codon_start=1
                     /transl_table=11
                     /product="Periplasmic nitrate reductase, electron transfer
                     subunit"
                     /db_xref="COG:COG3043"
                     /translation="MKKSIVTGGITLIPVLLLSGFALAQSAQVETLRGAEVDEPIPLHQ
                     IHKDVEGRMQRNYRQQPPLIPHSVEQYQIDVRTNQCLSCHDWTKAGDRNAPTLSMTHYL
                     DRDGNELDQVAGTRYFCNQCHVPQADAPALVDNVFEPSSGN"
     gene            31746..32183
                     /locus_tag="BF4_02401"
                     /gene="napB"
     CDS             32213..32914
                     /gene="napC"
                     /locus_tag="BF4_02402"
                     /inference="ab initio prediction:Prodigal:002006"
                     /inference="similar to AA sequence:UniProtKB:P0ABL5"
                     /codon_start=1
                     /transl_table=11
                     /product="Cytochrome c-type protein NapC"
                     /db_xref="COG:COG3005"
                     /translation="MADSPEKRGWIGRIWNAIWTPAVMFSSGFLILAGFLAGILFWGGF
                     HWTLELTNTEEFCTSCHTMETNLGEYRETIHYNNHSGVRAICSDCHVPHEWNHKIKAKI
                     MAVKDVYHELAGTISTPEKYEEHRLSMASAVWKKMKASDSRECRNCHNFDYMDFTIQET
                     RAASEHQRAIDNNMTCIDCHQGIAHTLPPNYLETYQQITEELAGAPSGKLQHQVADGSA
                     EIRSFLTNQAE"
     gene            32213..32914
                     /locus_tag="BF4_02402"
                     /gene="napC"
     CDS             32927..33184
                     /locus_tag="BF4_02403"
                     /inference="ab initio prediction:Prodigal:002006"
                     /codon_start=1
                     /transl_table=11
                     /product="hypothetical protein"
                     /translation="MLELLGTIGANIISLPGILGLALGMMTRRVWLGGLMGGAVGVMET
                     LVFAHWNFANVETIELLIAVVVGLCAGSLGSAIRIKGTTA"
     gene            32927..33184
                     /locus_tag="BF4_02403"
     CDS             complement(33252..34286)
                     /gene="curA"
                     /locus_tag="BF4_02404"
                     /EC_number="1.3.1.-"
                     /inference="ab initio prediction:Prodigal:002006"
                     /inference="similar to AA sequence:UniProtKB:P76113"
                     /codon_start=1
                     /transl_table=11
                     /product="NADPH-dependent curcumin reductase"
                     /db_xref="COG:COG2130"
                     /translation="MAQSPDVNRQIVLNERPSGQPDENTLRMATTEVPSPGPNEMLVRT
                     VYLSLDPYMRGRMNDAKSYAEPVAIGGVMTAQVVGQVVISKLDGFEAGDYVLSGSGWQD
                     YAISDGTEVMNLGKSPQNPSWALGILGMPGYTAYAGLLKIGEPKPGETVVVAAAAGPVG
                     ATVGQIAKLKGCRVVGVAGGAEKCAHVVENLGFDACVDHKAPDFAEQLQQTCPDGIDVY
                     FENVGGKVLYGVLPLLNPFARVPVCGVVAWYNLPGLPDGPDMGPAIMGTLLRMKVKMQG
                     FIIFDSFTRAVYEEFRRDMTSWIADGSIQYKEHMVDGLENAPDALNQLLSGGNFGKMVV
                     NVGA"
     gene            complement(33252..34286)
                     /locus_tag="BF4_02404"
                     /gene="curA"
     CDS             complement(34387..35361)
                     /gene="cdhR_5"
                     /locus_tag="BF4_02405"
                     /inference="ab initio prediction:Prodigal:002006"
                     /inference="similar to AA sequence:UniProtKB:Q9HTH5"
                     /codon_start=1
                     /transl_table=11
                     /product="HTH-type transcriptional regulator CdhR"
                     /db_xref="COG:COG4977"
                     /translation="MRFYAACRLSPELCRVGKNLTRQYNILLFDGFSNHCLANMVEPLR
                     AANTLARQRLYAWHFCSIDRRPVESSSGLAVTPNGALSDQRGDVLVVMPSYGFLKLETR
                     DTIRAVLSAAGKHKQLAGLDTGSWLLARAGLLNDHRATIHWDELARFEETFPSVNAVQE
                     RYVIDGNRLTCSGAMAAFDLASALIRRDHGPLLSMEVAHLLMSRGGADHYTLPLKSEDT
                     LVNRALTLMQANLETPLTIKDIARKSGCSQKRLEGRIQAELKTTPQALYRRLRLNLARK
                     LAEETEQSIAEIAGRCGYENASAMTRAFKAEFGQTPTAFRSGG"
     gene            complement(34387..35361)
                     /locus_tag="BF4_02405"
                     /gene="cdhR_5"
     CDS             35403..36563
                     /gene="acrC_2"
                     /locus_tag="BF4_02406"
                     /EC_number="1.3.1.95"
                     /inference="ab initio prediction:Prodigal:002006"
                     /inference="similar to AA sequence:UniProtKB:G3KIM8"
                     /codon_start=1
                     /transl_table=11
                     /product="Acryloyl-CoA reductase (NADH)"
                     /translation="MQFGLSEEQEMIVSTVRSFVENEIYPHEAEVERTGHVPHELGEQI
                     KQKCIDLGFYACNFPEEVGGAGLSHLDFTLVERELGRGSMALTHFFGRPQNILMACNDE
                     QRERYLLPAVRGEKMDALAMTEPDAGSDVRGMKCQAVRDGGDWVVNGSKHFISGAEHAD
                     FFIVFIATGVDETPKGPKKRITTFLVDRGTPGFEVREGYNSVSHKGYKNYILYFDNCRL
                     PDAQVLGEVDGGFAVMNEWLYATRLTVAAFSVGRARRCFDYALNYAAERKQFGQPIGKF
                     QGIGFQIADMITEIDAADWLTLAAAWRLDQNLPSNREIASAKLYASETLARVTDTTLQI
                     YGGMGLMDDFPIERFWRDARVERIWDGTSEIQRHIISRDLLRPLGA"
     gene            35403..36563
                     /locus_tag="BF4_02406"
                     /gene="acrC_2"
     CDS             36667..38682
                     /gene="FCS1"
                     /locus_tag="BF4_02407"
                     /EC_number="6.2.1.34"
                     /inference="ab initio prediction:Prodigal:002006"
                     /inference="similar to AA sequence:UniProtKB:A0A2P1BT06"
                     /codon_start=1
                     /transl_table=11
                     /product="Trans-feruloyl-CoA synthase FCS1"
                     /translation="MNKDLTRLLRPKTIAVVGGGAWCQQVILQSERMGYAGQIWPVHPK
                     ATEIAGHSVYGHLEDLPEAPDAVFIGINRQATIEAVHILSSMGAGGAVCFASGFSEAVA
                     EDDTGGDLQDQLIAAAGDMPILGPNCYGFINALDGALLWPDQHGATPVDKGVAILTQSS
                     NISINLTMQKRGLPIAYMVTCGNMAQTSQAEIASALIDDPRVTAVGLHIEGFKDIREWE
                     ALAAKAHGKGIPLVALKVGASEQAQAATVSHTASLAGSDAGAQALLERLGIPRLSALPD
                     FLETLKLLHCYGPLPGGNIASISCSGGEASLIADMAVGTGLTFPRLTDDKKARLRDALG
                     PMVALNNPLDYHTYIWRDEEAMAKAWSGMTGDDIDLTFSIVDYPTTDATDWTCASRAAL
                     KVRADTGARFAIAATLPELLPEDLAQELTAGGVVPFMGLREALAATRAAAQVAAPSTHP
                     VWLPGTAEANRTLTEGESKQALADCGLRIPQNRTVRSPEEAQTAAQEMDAPFAVKGVGL
                     AHKSEHSAVRLGVQADDVANVAADIGTNEILVEEMITGTVAELLVGVVRDPAHGFVLTL
                     GAGGVLTEVLRDTASLLVPSIPDDIRTALGKLKIAPLLAGYRGQPAADMDAIITAVEAV
                     QAYVMQNADTLGEVEINPLLCTPDKAVAVDALIRKA"
     gene            36667..38682
                     /locus_tag="BF4_02407"
                     /gene="FCS1"
     CDS             38686..39465
                     /gene="caiD_2"
                     /locus_tag="BF4_02408"
                     /EC_number="4.2.1.149"
                     /inference="ab initio prediction:Prodigal:002006"
                     /inference="similar to AA sequence:UniProtKB:Q8GB17"
                     /codon_start=1
                     /transl_table=11
                     /product="Carnitinyl-CoA dehydratase"
                     /translation="MDPIKTRREGAILEVTLDRPKANAIDLVTSRRMGEVFAEFRDDPD
                     LRVAILTGAGEKFFCPGWDLKAAADGDAVDGDYGVGGFGGLQELRDLNKPVIAAVNGIA
                     CGGGLELAISADMILAAEHATFALPEIRSGTVADAASVKLPKRIPYHIAMELLLTGRWF
                     DAEEANHWGLVNEIVAADQLMDRAWELARLLASGPPLVYAAIKEVVRDAEDSKFQDAMN
                     RITKRQLRTVDVLYASDDQLEGARAFAEKRDPVWKGK"
     gene            38686..39465
                     /locus_tag="BF4_02408"
                     /gene="caiD_2"
     CDS             complement(39470..40711)
                     /gene="caiA"
                     /locus_tag="BF4_02409"
                     /EC_number="1.3.8.13"
                     /inference="ab initio prediction:Prodigal:002006"
                     /inference="protein motif:HAMAP:MF_01052"
                     /codon_start=1
                     /transl_table=11
                     /product="Crotonobetainyl-CoA reductase"
                     /translation="MDFAPSPRAVEFRDQLKRFMEAHIYPRIRDHKEEIEAGDFPVSFM
                     EDLKALAQAEGLWNLFLPSLRDDEPGTRLTNLEYAPLAELMGQVTWSSEVFNCSAPDTG
                     NMELLHMFATPEQREEWLVPLLNGEIRSSFAMTEPDVASSDATNITTSIRREGDEYVIN
                     GRKWFITNACHPNTRMFIVMGKTDPNADRHKQQSMVIVPKDTPGLEIVRNPTILNMHDP
                     EGHAELVFKDVRVPASNLLGEEGSGFALAQARLGPGRIHHCMRSVGAAEMALSLMVERA
                     QERKTFGKQLSEQGVIREWIAKSRLEIDQARLLTLQAAWKIDQVGAKAARREISLIKVV
                     APNVHATVTDRAMQVFGAMGMTPDTPLADSYIWARALRYADGPDEVHLQAIAKQELKES
                     NFGMSAQWLTPPKR"
     gene            complement(39470..40711)
                     /locus_tag="BF4_02409"
                     /gene="caiA"
     CDS             40922..41530
                     /gene="mcbR_1"
                     /locus_tag="BF4_02410"
                     /inference="ab initio prediction:Prodigal:002006"
                     /inference="similar to AA sequence:UniProtKB:P76114"
                     /codon_start=1
                     /transl_table=11
                     /product="HTH-type transcriptional regulator McbR"
                     /db_xref="COG:COG1802"
                     /translation="MSDQQIKKSDDIADKLSTRIVQGALKPGEKLRQDLIAREFGVSQV
                     TVREALLNLASKGLTVAVPRRGMCVAPMDQNAIQELRVMRRALEPVALLHSVPNLTTNQ
                     IAQIEQVHEDCDSATTADDWEDANQRFHMAVIAACNMPRMIAEIRNLQVLYTWHFNNLH
                     TAKWRQRSDPDHAAILAAIKDRDAAKAHSVMQRHLTRLA"
     gene            40922..41530
                     /locus_tag="BF4_02410"
                     /gene="mcbR_1"
     CDS             complement(41537..42295)
                     /gene="tam_2"
                     /locus_tag="BF4_02411"
                     /EC_number="2.1.1.144"
                     /inference="ab initio prediction:Prodigal:002006"
                     /inference="protein motif:HAMAP:MF_00560"
                     /codon_start=1
                     /transl_table=11
                     /product="Trans-aconitate 2-methyltransferase"
                     /translation="MNAQLTERVQRSFSRSFLTYHDSAGQQAKIADRLAQDLRDGGGPQ
                     YFPSALEFGCGTGHLTQRLCEHFAFDTLTVNDLSPEANETAATFAAEFLCGDAETVAWP
                     AQPNLIASASMIQWLPNPTLFLRRAATALAPGGWLAISGFGPQQYRELVQVGSAAKAPG
                     LCTPGTLIAAVEGILDVVSAGEVERQMQFSSPRKVLEHLRRTGVNGRAQKTWTKSSLMA
                     FTNDYVRQFEGEFGVSLTYHPTWIIARKPD"
     gene            complement(41537..42295)
                     /locus_tag="BF4_02411"
                     /gene="tam_2"
     CDS             complement(42292..42912)
                     /locus_tag="BF4_02412"
                     /inference="ab initio prediction:Prodigal:002006"
                     /inference="similar to AA sequence:UniProtKB:P44251"
                     /codon_start=1
                     /transl_table=11
                     /product="hypothetical protein"
                     /db_xref="COG:COG2830"
                     /translation="MKQQWLSRSGTQEVLLIFGGWALGSGLFQNLATDADVLFVDDYAR
                     LDSPLSELAQYDRVTLIAFSFGVASAVHWLTQAGLQPDRSVAVSGTLSPADTENGIAPD
                     MIRATADQLNTASFAKFCRRAGLKSPAPEIDIVTAQAELYAVIKRGNAPDHRFDRIWIP
                     QRDRIIPTGAQHAAWAGQQDVVRTVSAPHVPFAAGQSWKEWIA"
     gene            complement(42292..42912)
                     /locus_tag="BF4_02412"
     CDS             complement(42909..44195)
                     /gene="bioA_1"
                     /locus_tag="BF4_02413"
                     /EC_number="2.6.1.62"
                     /inference="ab initio prediction:Prodigal:002006"
                     /inference="similar to AA sequence:UniProtKB:P12995"
                     /codon_start=1
                     /transl_table=11
                     /product="Adenosylmethionine-8-amino-7-oxononanoate
                     aminotransferase"
                     /db_xref="COG:COG0161"
                     /translation="MTPLEFDARHLWHPYTNVLKPGPMHLITGAEGVWLTAEDGTQMID
                     AMSSWWCAVHGHRHPAIIGAMQAQLDQMPHVMFGGLTHSPAIELGRRLIELLPDGLDRI
                     FYSDSGSVAIEVALKMAVQYQMAQDRKGRTQFATIRGGYHGDTWKAMSVCDPVNGMHGL
                     FAGALSVQHFLPRPQIAFGQDWSEDGDLNGLNALEDLLETKADQIAGLILEPVVQGAGG
                     MYFYHPTWLQRAHELCKAYDVLVIFDEIATGFGRTGELFALHHAGVVPDILCLGKALTG
                     GHITLAATVTTEIVARRIGESEAGVMMHGPTYMANPLACAAAVASLEQLSIRNWRSEVA
                     GIADQMEHELAPARGLPGVSDVRVLGAIGVIEMEGWVDPSVAHGLAPGTGVWLRPFARN
                     IYCMPPFIISPDELSRVTSAMVSLAKGAS"
     gene            complement(42909..44195)
                     /locus_tag="BF4_02413"
                     /gene="bioA_1"
     CDS             complement(44192..44812)
                     /gene="bioD1"
                     /locus_tag="BF4_02414"
                     /EC_number="6.3.3.3"
                     /inference="ab initio prediction:Prodigal:002006"
                     /inference="similar to AA sequence:UniProtKB:P13000"
                     /codon_start=1
                     /transl_table=11
                     /product="ATP-dependent dethiobiotin synthetase BioD 1"
                     /db_xref="COG:COG0132"
                     /translation="MSTVIVVGTDTGIGKTVFAAGLTATLGARYWKPVQSGLEDATDSE
                     TVKAVTGAEVLSEAYRLNMPASPHLSAEDMGIEIDPDRLTLPQVSGPLVVEGAGGLMVP
                     LNRQVFFLDVIAQWQAPVILVARTALGTINHTILSLMALRNAGCDVIGVAFVGNAEPDV
                     EQTIAQMGNTRHLGRLPFIDTLSRDTLTNAFTAIDVDTIRSAL"
     gene            complement(44192..44812)
                     /locus_tag="BF4_02414"
                     /gene="bioD1"
     CDS             complement(44809..45942)
                     /gene="bioF"
                     /locus_tag="BF4_02415"
                     /EC_number="2.3.1.47"
                     /inference="ab initio prediction:Prodigal:002006"
                     /inference="similar to AA sequence:UniProtKB:P53556"
                     /codon_start=1
                     /transl_table=11
                     /product="8-amino-7-oxononanoate synthase 2"
                     /db_xref="COG:COG0156"
                     /translation="MKALSRLNSMLETLDARHRRRSLAPRRGLDFASNDYLGLADSPLL
                     HRAAQKALEGGVPLGSGGSRLLRGNHPEHEALEEEAAAFFGAEAALFMGGGFQANQAIF
                     STLPAAGDLILYDDLVHASAHEGMRTGRAETRSFAHNDVADARRVLADWQAAGGSGQVW
                     IAVESVYSMEGDIAPLTALSDLAAEHGAILVVDEAHATGVFGPNGKGLAHGLTADVLTL
                     HTCGKGLGVAGGLICGPRVMIDALINRARPFIFATAPSPFNAALVRAVLGHLQADTRLT
                     NAATARMHHAHAEARRTGVPQDVLNSQIIPVILGDEARTMQMAATLQAQGFDVRGIRPP
                     TVPRGTSRLRVSVTGNVTNADISALFEALAQHQSEAA"
     gene            complement(44809..45942)
                     /locus_tag="BF4_02415"
                     /gene="bioF"
     CDS             complement(45939..46919)
                     /gene="bioB"
                     /locus_tag="BF4_02416"
                     /EC_number="2.8.1.6"
                     /inference="ab initio prediction:Prodigal:002006"
                     /inference="similar to AA sequence:UniProtKB:P12996"
                     /codon_start=1
                     /transl_table=11
                     /product="Biotin synthase"
                     /db_xref="COG:COG0502"
                     /translation="MENTPPTWTREAAQAVYDLPLMDLLFRAQTVHRENFDPNKIQTSK
                     LLSIKTGGCAEDCSYCSQSARNGSKLSASKLIEVQRVLTEARKAKDGGATRFCMGAAWR
                     EPKDRDMDALVAMVEGVREMGMETCMTLGMLDDNQVFRLRDAGLDYYNHNIDTSERYYP
                     EVITTRTFADRIDTMNRVQEAGIKVCSGGILGMGEEIGDRVDMLVTLANMGPAPESVPI
                     NMLMPQEDTPLADAMPIDPIDFVRVIATARIMMPKSYVRLSAGRSDMTEELQAMCFFAG
                     ANSIFVGETLLTAENPEEDTDAILFAKLGLQAETVAGQSCAEAAE"
     gene            complement(45939..46919)
                     /locus_tag="BF4_02416"
                     /gene="bioB"
     CDS             47051..47506
                     /locus_tag="BF4_02417"
                     /inference="ab initio prediction:Prodigal:002006"
                     /codon_start=1
                     /transl_table=11
                     /product="hypothetical protein"
                     /translation="MGSRSCSALTGQISGCIIGAVFDAEYFDQKLLNFQHVDLIVIQRH
                     LAAANKVTVGINARNRLALGHSRAETDQLVQVNRDGTKVVLARMQRHQEALQLTPMLGK
                     VAQRLVGVLARFDLVDALVDRTGIFEGGLGQCFLPVGFDNTGIVLLG"
     gene            47051..47506
                     /locus_tag="BF4_02417"
     CDS             47645..47794
                     /locus_tag="BF4_02418"
                     /inference="ab initio prediction:Prodigal:002006"
                     /codon_start=1
                     /transl_table=11
                     /product="hypothetical protein"
                     /translation="MQHVARDLTGIRNRIDLVAYIAFYTDRKRAIGLIGHSSTADQDRG
                     KSLK"
     gene            47645..47794
                     /locus_tag="BF4_02418"
     CDS             complement(48075..48743)
                     /locus_tag="BF4_02419"
                     /inference="ab initio prediction:Prodigal:002006"
                     /inference="similar to AA sequence:UniProtKB:P67153"
                     /note="UPF0073 inner membrane protein YqfA"
                     /codon_start=1
                     /transl_table=11
                     /product="hypothetical protein"
                     /translation="MWSFADIRPAYSRAERVSDGVVHVLGVASALVAVPLLITVTTFHR
                     SEPEAILGVSVYGVTLLLMLTFSALYNMIESDKWSDLLRRLDHSGIYVKIAGTYTPFLL
                     LSGGQGPGLLIGLWSSATLGSVLKLIDPVRFRWFGLVLYLMMGWAVAWAGPDMLGELPS
                     VVVWLMIAGGVVYTVGVAFYLLDQLPFHNTIWHVFVLTGTVLFFIAISVRVLLGSHPVA
                     "
     gene            complement(48075..48743)
                     /locus_tag="BF4_02419"
     CDS             complement(48836..51142)
                     /locus_tag="BF4_02420"
                     /inference="ab initio prediction:Prodigal:002006"
                     /codon_start=1
                     /transl_table=11
                     /product="hypothetical protein"
                     /translation="MHKVRLLLQTTLLMCLLCAYPFAARAQNQTWAEVKSIMDRRCVVC
                     HSCYDAPCQLKLTSPAGMLRGASKEAVYHTERLEDAQPTRLGIDAQTDPEWRGLGFHTV
                     LRGQKPGLLERYLELGRQNPLPADAPLPAQLGLAIDRPLVCPTSDEFDAFSKAHPLAGM
                     PYGTAPLAEAEFQSLMGWARGGVAPPSNPPAIPDAIQAQIAGWEGFLNTSDPRNQLMSR
                     YLYEHLFLARLHFHGDDPRRFFQLVRSTTPPGDEIDVIATRRPFDDPGAAPFYYRLQQV
                     TETIVHKEHLVYTLGPERMARYQQLFLDTDWTLAELPPFGDAEGGSPFSTFTEMPARSR
                     YQFLLDDALFFVRSFIRGPVCHGETAVDVIEDRFWVSFLDPDADLSVTDPSYLQEGAAY
                     LELPVSEADAGVLGMLQEFSHNNQVAYLEFRDARYRAAPVYQTGFDYGSIWDGDGTNPN
                     ALITVFRHFDNASAMTGFHGGIPETAWVIDFPIFERIYYDLVAGYDVFGRVEHQLATRL
                     YMDELRMESEDTFLDFMPRDVRPQMHESWYQGVLAELHTYWHRRRVDDSFPTGISFQTD
                     QPKQEFLLTLLEHGNGLWPVTDPINRCSTEKCQPGQSVDALRDLANQTGDWVKYLPDLT
                     VLVIEQSDGETALFTLVHDKAHYNVAFLFDEKARRDPEADALTILPDLIGSYPNFYFHV
                     RQDQLEPLVGALKGIQSQSDYMAVVTQFGVRRTSPEFWPLSDRIHDLFQKQKPIHAGIF
                     DLNRYKDPKPGDDPT"
     gene            complement(48836..51142)
                     /locus_tag="BF4_02420"
     CDS             complement(51255..52334)
                     /gene="dcsD"
                     /locus_tag="BF4_02421"
                     /EC_number="2.6.99.3"
                     /inference="ab initio prediction:Prodigal:002006"
                     /inference="similar to AA sequence:UniProtKB:D2Z027"
                     /codon_start=1
                     /transl_table=11
                     /product="O-ureido-L-serine synthase"
                     /translation="MTDSKLRTTSGNGRIYDSVLDTIGNTPTIRINNLGPEGVNLFVKF
                     EAFNPAGSVKDRLAVNIIEAAERSGALKPGQTVVEATSGNTGIGLAMVCAQKGYPLVVT
                     MAESFSTERRQLMRMLGAKVVLTPKEEKGFGMYRKAAELAEKHGWFLARQFETPANAEI
                     HAATTAREILGDFNGEPLDYFVTGYGTGGTITGVSRVLRAEWPDTKIILTEPANAQLVG
                     SGIATERGKDNDPVASHPAFEPHVIQGWTPDFIPSVLQESIDNSYFDQLIPVPGPAGVE
                     WAQKLASQEGILTGISGGATFAVAMEIAEQAKPGASVLCMLPDTGERYLSTPLFGDISV
                     GMTDEEAEIAQSTPGYHIG"
     gene            complement(51255..52334)
                     /locus_tag="BF4_02421"
                     /gene="dcsD"
     CDS             complement(52422..54479)
                     /gene="hmp_1"
                     /locus_tag="BF4_02422"
                     /EC_number="1.14.12.17"
                     /inference="ab initio prediction:Prodigal:002006"
                     /inference="protein motif:HAMAP:MF_01252"
                     /codon_start=1
                     /transl_table=11
                     /product="Flavohemoprotein"
                     /translation="MSVSATVDRSPFHAGERAMQSRVGKREKMEHVGRDFIRPYMPDQH
                     REFFGQLPFIVLGSVTSDGWPWASMVSGKPGFVSSPQDRQLDVRVRLLDDDPLGAALQT
                     GAPIGVVGLELSTRRRNRMNATVRLVDEGGFSLDVVQSFGNCPQYIQTHDVTFVREPEA
                     EIDRPASDRFSALDAQARQMISTANSFYVASFGDTPEHSGVDVSHRGGRPGFVKVEGNS
                     LLVPDFAGNNFFNTLGNFLVNPRAGLLFPDYRTGDLLMLTGTVEVLGEDHPEIATFNGA
                     SRGWWFHLDQGRRIHDALPFRAEFLEFSPNSLMADDWKSAEARQKAETQRHQWRSLQVS
                     SVRDESEAIRSFKLVPTDSLPLLPFEAGQFLTLRVRPEGKTPATRTYTVSSAPGDSSYR
                     ISVKREPGGTVSNHLHDTLSVGDLVEVQAPKGQFYLNAAEPRPAVLFAGGVGITPIMSM
                     MRHVLNEGVRTRHTRRLTVFHAAQTVAQRAFHTDLRRAEATSDGKIRYVSVISRPEKGK
                     QAGVDFDTAGYITPALIRDTLPLDDYDFFLCGPPSFMQAVYDMLRELGARDDRIFAESF
                     GPAALKRRPGDGAIPKPQPEAEAAQVIFKASGHKANWVKGGPTLLETAEAEGLAPSFSC
                     RSGSCGSCLTRKIAGKIAYRTEPTADHSEDEVLICCAVPAEGTNEVILDL"
     gene            complement(52422..54479)
                     /locus_tag="BF4_02422"
                     /gene="hmp_1"
     CDS             complement(54544..55167)
                     /locus_tag="BF4_02423"
                     /inference="ab initio prediction:Prodigal:002006"
                     /codon_start=1
                     /transl_table=11
                     /product="hypothetical protein"
                     /translation="MSNTIRIHSFPLSGHAHRAVLFASLAGIKHDVIDVDLVGGEHKGD
                     AFLALNPAGQVPVLEDGDVVVSDSNAILVYLARKYAPSYLPTDPVLEAEVQKFLTLAAG
                     EIAFGPAAARLITVFNAPLDVDFTHATAAKVLGKLDAHLEGRDWLVGDAPTIADVAIYS
                     YTAHAPEGGVSLEPYANVRRLLTNVEALDGFVPMPRTAAGLNAA"
     gene            complement(54544..55167)
                     /locus_tag="BF4_02423"
     CDS             55293..56180
                     /gene="dmlR_2"
                     /locus_tag="BF4_02424"
                     /inference="ab initio prediction:Prodigal:002006"
                     /inference="similar to AA sequence:UniProtKB:P76250"
                     /codon_start=1
                     /transl_table=11
                     /product="HTH-type transcriptional regulator DmlR"
                     /translation="MDTIQGMRAFAAVAAHSSFTEGARQIGISTKLASKYVGQLEDRLN
                     AQLFNRTTRSVTLTDTGRAYYERCLPLLEQFDELEGLVQQRQSELAGRIRITAPTGFGS
                     AELIHMLKPFQTEHAKVSIELHLSDHHVPMVEEGYDLAIRFGVLKDSNLVARKLMNMRI
                     VCCVSPGYLADYGPPKDPAALASHNCLLQTTGSNIDHWTFKGPDGEYSVPVSGNFRANS
                     PRAVAHMAADGLGIGRIPLYTAQPFLNAGKLQLIFEAQEAVSLGLYAAYPQNRHLTARI
                     RALIDFLAAEMRGA"
     gene            55293..56180
                     /locus_tag="BF4_02424"
                     /gene="dmlR_2"
     CDS             56587..56778
                     /locus_tag="BF4_02425"
                     /inference="ab initio prediction:Prodigal:002006"
                     /codon_start=1
                     /transl_table=11
                     /product="hypothetical protein"
                     /translation="MRNPPTSQHTPGSKPDCTIFVKLWQFDMDDRTQFHKKMEDELAAA
                     VNGVAATILHKDTRDEVT"
     gene            56587..56778
                     /locus_tag="BF4_02425"
     CDS             57094..57285
                     /locus_tag="BF4_02426"
                     /inference="ab initio prediction:Prodigal:002006"
                     /codon_start=1
                     /transl_table=11
                     /product="hypothetical protein"
                     /translation="MVTDTKTALLDVAERAARACGFDGFSYADLAEAISIRKASLYLSF
                     SHQGHADRRADKQIPCEA"
     gene            57094..57285
                     /locus_tag="BF4_02426"
     CDS             57292..57591
                     /locus_tag="BF4_02427"
                     /inference="ab initio prediction:Prodigal:002006"
                     /codon_start=1
                     /transl_table=11
                     /product="hypothetical protein"
                     /translation="MPGNRSHPRHRGRTLASADPAISRCLNDGKTLCLCVSLISSRESL
                     SDEVIEKTKSFRAMMAGRIEAVFALGTTDKSISGVAHPTSEASAAGRGAPVRPR"
     gene            57292..57591
                     /locus_tag="BF4_02427"
     CDS             complement(57667..59184)
                     /locus_tag="BF4_02428"
                     /inference="ab initio prediction:Prodigal:002006"
                     /codon_start=1
                     /transl_table=11
                     /product="hypothetical protein"
                     /translation="MKHVDMQQIQPETADRLNGLIGDFVGQGQSYYQKTFAYMMQAPGY
                     RFTLNKAAALLGPIWFGARGLWSWFLGFLLLETLAYIQIGLGLFGDLGREFRERAEQIE
                     QTLELRRQQIAAAEQSGAASLESLKRAAESLEGALAGAQDAAKSADSTGLTYLAIGIIL
                     LLAVKFLAASLANWTLEGQFARWRSDPSVAHGWSLPRLIVASALTGVVVILSMIKFAQP
                     DALAVLKTFPTNRDWRLNVGDGVQAVFEWTKTAGRGFFDGLTYGMRTLLDWIEVVLVDT
                     PWPVVALVIIMLAYLSAGARVAIFTGAALAYLGLLDFWEKAMTTIALLGAAALISITLG
                     IPLGIYCARRPRAFAIVRPILDFMQSMPSFVYLIPVVAFIGSGKPAGVVATMIFGSPPV
                     IRFTVLGLQQVPETVREAAMAFGATPRYLLWRVDLPLAHKTIMAGVNQTILMSLAMVVV
                     ASLIGAKGLGEDVLEALQYAAAGQGILAGLAILFCALILDRIVAGKK"
     gene            complement(57667..59184)
                     /locus_tag="BF4_02428"
     CDS             complement(59195..60244)
                     /gene="opuAA_1"
                     /locus_tag="BF4_02429"
                     /EC_number="7.6.2.9"
                     /inference="ab initio prediction:Prodigal:002006"
                     /inference="similar to AA sequence:UniProtKB:P46920"
                     /codon_start=1
                     /transl_table=11
                     /product="Glycine betaine transport ATP-binding protein
                     OpuAA"
                     /db_xref="COG:COG4175"
                     /translation="MTAEIAIDAKGVWKVFGARSQEALNAIHSEGLSKAEVLDRFNCVV
                     GVADASFEIERGELFCVMGLSGSGKSTLVRHVNRLLEPTDGHIYLDGDDVMGLNDEGLR
                     DLRNRRVAMVFQNFGLMPHRTVRDNVAMPLEIRGTGKARRWEEADRVLELVELNGWEDK
                     YAHELSGGMQQRVGLARAIAADPEILLMDEPFSALDPLIRKQLQDQFMDLSHKLNKTTM
                     FITHDLDEAIRIGHRIAIMKDGRIVQIGTPEEIILNPADDYVADFVAGISKLNMIFAHA
                     VMKPVDEFEAHHGEVPDDAKEAHPDMDLSDLMNLCVDGHGVVAVTQDGKTVGVINRAGL
                     IRAIQDSQA"
     gene            complement(59195..60244)
                     /locus_tag="BF4_02429"
                     /gene="opuAA_1"
ORIGIN
        1 gctgcggccc gaagggctat ccggggatgc cggaggtcgg caatatgccg atcccggcta
       61 agctggtgaa ggacggggtt cgcgacatga tccgtatctc ggacgctcgt atgtctggca
      121 ccgcctttgg caccgtcatc ctgcatgtca gccccgaggc acaggcgggt ggcccgctgg
      181 cgctggtcaa aaccggtgat cgcatccggg tgtcggccag caaaggggag ttggagttgt
      241 tggtcgacga aaaggaactg gacgcccgcc gcgccgcgtg gcaagcggac gatccgcatt
      301 acagccgcgg ttacgccaga ctttatatcg accacgtgtt gcaggccgat cagggcgcgg
      361 accttgattt tctcgtcggc aaagacaccc gccttgtcac cagagagagc cactaatgga
      421 tcaaccagcc actttccacg atctcaacgg ggcttcggtc tatattaccg gcggtggctc
      481 gggcgttggc gctgctctga ccgacgggtt cctcgcgcaa ggcgccaatg tcgccttcat
      541 cgggcggtcc gatgccagcg ggtttgtcga tgaaatgcac gacaaacacg ggcgcgcgcc
      601 gctgttcata caaggcgaca tgacagatac cgagttgctg cacactacca tgaaaaaggc
      661 ggccgaggcg catggcccgc tgaacgtgct gatcaacaac gcggccaacg ataaacgcca
      721 ctcgcttgaa gaaacgacga ccgagttctg ggactggatg atcgaggtaa acctcaaggc
      781 ctactacttc gcctgtcagg aggccgcccg ccagatgcag ggcaaaggcg gtgcgatcgt
      841 gaatttcagt tcgatcagct acatgatggg caatgcaggc tatccgatct acacgacctc
      901 gaatgccgga atcaccggca tgacgcggtc tttggcgcgc gagttggggc cgcagaacat
      961 ccgtgtcaac gcgctggccc ccggttgggt tctgacgcag aaacagctgg atatgtgggc
     1021 cacgcccgag gatctggccg cacatctcga ccgccaatgc ctgaaagaac acctgacgcc
     1081 cgaggacatg atcgcaccga ccttgttcct agcctcaaac gctagccggg cgatgaccgg
     1141 gcaatgcatg gccgtcgatg gcggcgtcgt cgtaacgggg tagagccatg aatacagaat
     1201 ggattgctgt cgattgggga acctctcatt tgcgagcctg ggcgatgcag ggcgaaacgg
     1261 tgctggatca ggcatattcg gacaaaggca tggcgcgggt ggacaaaagc gggttccagc
     1321 ccgcgttgtt cgaactcatc gaaggctggc tgggcagcgg ccccacagat gtggtcgcct
     1381 gcggcatggt cggcgcgcga caaggttggg tcgaggcccc ctactccgcc gtcccatgtg
     1441 aaccaacgcc ggttgccccg ttccgtgttc cgggcacaga ttcccgcatc cgggccttcg
     1501 tggtgcccgg tctgaaacaa aacgcgccac cagatgtcat gcgcggtgaa gaaacccaga
     1561 tcgcggggtt tctggcctct catcagaact gggacggggt gatctgtttg cccggcaccc
     1621 acaccaaatg ggtgcaggtc agcgccggag aggtcgtcag cttccgcacc ttcatgaccg
     1681 gagaaatgtt tgacctgctg gccgggcaat cggtgctgaa acattcggtc ggccagggat
     1741 gggacgatgc cgcctttgcc gaggctgcgg cggacacgtt gtccaggccc gaacaactgg
     1801 ccgcgcggct gtttggcttg cgcgccgctg atctgttaca gggtcaggat cgcggtatca
     1861 caagagcgca gctttcgggc tttctgatcg gcgcggaatt ggccgcgacc cgcccgtatt
     1921 ggctgggaca gcaactcgcg atcatcgggg ccaagggact ctcggacatc tacgccaagg
     1981 ccctgcagca acagggcgcg tttgtcgaaa ccgccaacag cacgcaatgc acactggccg
     2041 gcctattgca ggcccgcaac ctgacgaggc aaaccgcatg agccgaccca tcatcgccat
     2101 tctgcgcggc ctgcgcccat ccgatgctgt tgccaccggg caggtcctga tcgacgccgg
     2161 gatcgacaat atcgaggtcc cgctgaactc acccgatccg ctggagtcga tcggtattct
     2221 ggccgaacag ttcggcgacc gtgccctgat cggagcgggc accgtattga cgacggatca
     2281 ggtggacgcg gtggccaagg ttggcggcag gctgatcgta tcaccgaact gcgacgcgca
     2341 ggtgatctcg cacacgcacc aactgggact ggaaagctgg cccggcatct tcaccccgac
     2401 cgaggccttt acggccctca aggccggagc ctccggcctg aaactctttc ccggcactct
     2461 cgccggtccg gcggggctat ccgcgctgcg cgcggtgttg cccaagggca cgctggtcta
     2521 tgccgtcggc ggcgcgggac ctgagaattt cgatcagtgg atcaaggccg gcgccaacgg
     2581 attcggcatc gggtcggcgt tgttcaaacc cgacatgacg gccgccgagg tcgcgggccg
     2641 ggccgcgcgg atcgtagctg cctacgaaga agccgccgga tgagcgtcat ttacgacgac
     2701 cgcccttgtg aactgggcga gggtccgctt tggcaccccg agcggcggca acttttctgg
     2761 ttcgatattg tgggcaagaa gctaatgacg cgggaaaacg gtgaaccgca cagttggcaa
     2821 ttcgacgaac atgtctctgc cgcgggctgg gtcgactcag agacgctgtt gatcgcctct
     2881 gaaacagggc tttggcggtt cggcctgatg accaagcaaa aagagctgat aaccccgctt
     2941 gaggcggaca acccgatcac ccggtccaat gacgggcgcg ctgatccttg gggcgggttc
     3001 tggatcggga cgatgggcaa agacgcagaa cccggtgcag gtgcgatcta tcgttattgg
     3061 cagggcgaac tgcagcaact ggtgccagat gtcacgatct cgaacgcgat ctgcttcgcc
     3121 ccggaccgga cctgcgccta ttacgcggat acagtgcgga aacaggtcat gcgctggcct
     3181 ttgaacccgg aaaccggctg gcccgagggc gagagtacgg tttttctaga ccaccgcgtc
     3241 gatgggctga acccggatgg ggcggtggtc gacgccgatg gcaacatctg gatcgcccaa
     3301 tggggtgcga accgcgtggc ggcatatacc cctgcaggcc ggttcctgac tgcgatcgcc
     3361 tttgaggcag ctcatacttc ctgccccgcg ttcggaggtg atgacctgac aaccttgttc
     3421 tgcaccaccg cccgcgacgg gctggatgca gagactttgg ccaaacaccc aaccaacggc
     3481 atgacctttg ccgcccctgg cgcgggcaaa gggcaggccg aacacagagt ccttctatga
     3541 agcccgaact tggcgtctgc tactaccccg aacactggcc cgaagagatg tgggccgagg
     3601 atgccgcgcg catggtggaa accggtctga gctgggtgcg gatcggtgag tttgcctgga
     3661 gcaggatgga gcccgcaccg ggtgatctgc gtttagactg gctggatcaa gcgattgagg
     3721 tgctgggggc agcggggttg aaggtggtac tgggaacacc tacggcgacg ccaccgcgtt
     3781 ggatgctgga aaaacacccc gacatgctgg ccgtggatgc acaggggcag ccgcgcaaat
     3841 tcggctcgcg caggcatttt tgctttagcc accggggtta tatcgccgag tgtgaacgga
     3901 ttgcccggat catgggggaa cgttacgggc acaactcgca tatagcggca tggcagatcg
     3961 acaacgaata tggctgccac gaaacgaccg tcagctacag ccaaccggcc ttgcaggcgt
     4021 ttcggcggtg gttggccgag cagtatgagt ccatcgaatc tctgaatacc gcttggggta
     4081 atattttttg gtcgatggag tacgacagct ttgatcagat cgacctgccc aacctgaccg
     4141 tgaccgagcc caaccccgcc cacgttctgg cctttcgccg tttcagctcg gatcaggtgg
     4201 cggtgttcaa caaggcgcag gtcgacgtcc tgcgcccgct gaccgatgcg ccgctgctgc
     4261 ataactatat gggccggatt ctggacttcg accatttcaa gctgggcgcc catctggata
     4321 tcgcgacatg ggacagttat ccgatcggct ttctgtccga ccggcttgag gctgacgagg
     4381 cacataaaac cgcattcctg caacagggcg accccgacat gcaggccttt caccatgacc
     4441 tgtatcgcgc tgtcggccgg ggtcgctggt gggtgatgga acagcagcct ggcccggtga
     4501 actgggcacc gtataatccc gctcccctgc ccggcatggt acgcctgtgg tcgctcgagg
     4561 cagtggcgca tggcgctgaa gtggtcagtt acttccgttg gcgacaggcc ccattcgcgc
     4621 aggaacaaat gcacgcgggc ctgttgaccc cgaacaacgc acccgctccg gcattggccg
     4681 aagcccgtca gacagccgat gatctggcac agctgggtac tgtcacgcag actcaggcag
     4741 atgtggccat tctgttcgac tacgcctcgg actgggcatg gacaacccag ccacacgggg
     4801 ccgggttcag ctatttccgg ctggtgttct cggcttatcg cgcactgcgg cgtgccgggc
     4861 tatcagtgga tatcctgtcc tcgtccgaaa cacctgaggc aaggtacaaa ctgatcctcg
     4921 cccccgggct ggccaccttg gacggtcggg tcgatcagca cccgggcgat ctgacgctct
     4981 atggcccccg cagtggtgcc atcacgcacg acttccaaat tcccgaaacg gggcgccccg
     5041 gcctgaccga actgaactgc gaagttgaac tggtcgaaac actgccccca aacacacgcc
     5101 gcgaggtcgt tggcggcggc gcggcccggc actggattga tcgtctgtcc ggcaacgctc
     5161 cggacctgct gacctatgcc gacgggacat ccgccctgaa gggtgagaac ggcatttggt
     5221 atttgtccgg cttcccggat gaggttcttt gggatcgggt gatctccatg gctgcgcaag
     5281 aggttgggct gagcctgaag ccgctgcctg cagggttgcg gcagcgtgag actgatcagc
     5341 acattttcct gatcaactac acctctgtcc ccgtatcgtg gaacgggtat gagattgatg
     5401 cctgcgacgt gctgatcttg aaaaaggacg cgcccgaaga ggcgtagctc tccgggcgcg
     5461 cgggtttcag tcaggcgcga agcttactga tcgttttgca ggctgttggg gtcaaaagcc
     5521 ccgccgaagc cgccattgct ggcaggcggc gtttctgggt ccggttcgcc ctcctcacca
     5581 tcaccaccca aggtgttcgg tgcaaacacg ttaccgaaac cagagttatt ggtgccggtg
     5641 tctggctctg cttcctcttc cgttgttccg ggttgtagat caccgggctc aaacacgcct
     5701 tcaaagcgct gtttgcgttc ttcctcaagc tgtctgcgct gttcttcacg ctgcttacgc
     5761 agctcctcga tgcgctgctg ggcttccagt tgcttctgct ctcgcacgtc ggcgatgcac
     5821 tgcgccgggt tgtaagccgt cgcggtaccg atcagggtga tcgtggcaac ggcaaaaaca
     5881 accaccagaa ccgcggccgt gttgccggaa aagaagctgg gcagtttgat tttgcccgcc
     5941 aactcctcga ccgtggcatt cttgcgcgcg gcagcaacca gttcctgtcg tttcagcttg
     6001 gcctcgttca acagggcaaa gaacacggtc agcgccacga tgatgaaggc caacgccgag
     6061 atcgacggcg tgataccata ccgcaccttt tgcgccagtt cgatggtcag cgtcggatac
     6121 tcgccaaaag tgaaagtggt ggtgttgtag ttctcgaacg aggcgaggaa cgccaatacc
     6181 gccgccgagg caatggccgg gcgcatgaaa ggtaacagta tcttacgaaa cgcctgcgca
     6241 tggctggcac ccagatccag cgccgcctcg gtcaaggcga tatcataacg ctgcagccgc
     6301 gccaccagca ccagcatgca gtagctggcg ataaaggtgg actgcccgat caccgtcagg
     6361 aaaatcccgt tcgacaatac gctgtccgca cccagtccca gcatccggtt gatccggtcc
     6421 cagaacacca gggtcgagat acccagaacc acgcccggga tcaggatcgg cgcgatgatg
     6481 accgtgtaat aggtcgcgcg cagcttgggc cagatctgcg tcagcatcag cgctcccgcc
     6541 agacccatcg ccaccgacaa aacaaccgtc ccagcgccga tgattagtga gttcttgatg
     6601 ccgttcagga tacgctggtc ctgaaacagc tctccgaacc actggaaggt caggcattcc
     6661 cacggtgtca ttctcgggaa aaccgaagag ttgaacgccg taaccgacat gatcaccagc
     6721 gggcccagca ggtacaggaa gaagatgacc agatagaccc agatgcttat gcggaggaag
     6781 gaattgttca tttcccgata tcccccatgt tcaccttgaa cagacgcatc atcgccagca
     6841 cgaacaggat acaggtcacc agcagcacga tggcgtaggc ggccccctgc ggccagtcat
     6901 tgttgtcgtt gaactgttga tagatcagct gcgtgaacca caagctggac ggcccgccca
     6961 gaatctgcgg tgcggccagc gctcctgcgg acagcatgaa gaccatggtg cagcccgaac
     7021 tgatgcccgg cttggcgtag ggtatgacca ctcgccagtg aatcctccac caaggcgcac
     7081 caaggtcgcg cgcggcctcg atctggtttt tatccaggct ttctataacg ttatacatcg
     7141 ggaagatcat cagaaggatg taggcatagc ccagaccggc ataaagcgcg atgtcattgc
     7201 ggatgaagtc aaacggcgta tcccagatgc caagccccat gaacagggta ttcagaacac
     7261 cggtttcgcc aaagatgatc cgcaacgcaa aggcccgcag gatctcgttg atccagtaag
     7321 ggatgatcag catgatcgcg aagatgcgga tatgactgcc ttttgattgg cccagatagt
     7381 aggcaattgg atagcagagg atcagattga agattgtaac gcagaccgct gcaagcaatg
     7441 tgcggaaaaa gaccctcagg tcgaccgcgt tatagtcctg actgccgcct tccgggccgt
     7501 agatcaggta cttgtagttc tccagcgtat agacgtcctt tggcccgcca atttctggcg
     7561 gcggcaagtt cgggcggaat gagaagtcca acatcgacaa ttgcggcagg atgatcagac
     7621 cgacagtcca gaaaagaacc agacccaata tggccagacc cattccggta ccattgcgat
     7681 tgaaaaactc tttcagaaag cggggcatgt gttcgtcccc ctattccgcg gccagctcac
     7741 ccgccggaac cagaaccgcg ttgtgggttt cgtattccag cgtgatgttc tgtcctgtgt
     7801 gatccttaaa ggactgacca tggttcggga tcgatacctt gatctccttg ccgccttcgc
     7861 cttcggtgaa aatgttgaag acgttgcctt caaactcttc atggttcacc cgcgcagtaa
     7921 caaagtgatc gccggtagcg ccgtcgggcg cgatggcaag ggcttcgggg cgaatgaaca
     7981 gcatggcatc gtcgccttct ttcatcttgc cctgattggc cgttgaaatc cgcgcgacca
     8041 gatcgcccga gcggttcgtc cggatcagtg cctcgctccc catgacctgc ttgattttgc
     8101 cgcggaatac gttgttttca cccacgaacg aggccgcaaa tgcggtattg gggtcgttgt
     8161 aaatggtttt gccatccgca atctggtcga tcaccccggc ccgcatgacg gcgatgttgt
     8221 ccgacatggt cagcgcctcg ccctgatcgt gggtgatata gatgaaggtg atgccgacac
     8281 gctgctgaat ttcgcgcaat tctgtgcgca tgtgctggcg cagtttaaga tccaaagcgg
     8341 agagcggttc gtccagcaac agcacatccg gctcggcaca caaggcgcgg gcaatcgcaa
     8401 cacgctggcg ctgaccaccg gacaattcgc tgggcagctt atcaccttgc ccgggcagag
     8461 cgatcatatc cagcaactcg tcagcacgct tgcggcgttc ggtggcgctg gcgcctttga
     8521 tctccatgga aaaggtgatg ttttcccaca ctttcatcag cgggaacaac gccaggttct
     8581 gaaagatcag ggcagtcgga cgcttgttcg ggccgatacc ctgcatgtca ttgccgccga
     8641 tcagaacccg gccctcgctt gggtccagaa agcccgagac cgcgcgcagg atggtcgtct
     8701 taccgcagcc cgaggggcca aggaacgaaa agaagtcacc cccgttgatg ttcacattgg
     8761 cgtcccgcac ggcgacaaag tcaccgaaac ggatccacag gttttcaaga tctacaccga
     8821 cccctgcact cattgttggt atctccgtca ggtacggttg cagaccgcac cataatagta
     8881 tccgtcacgc cgaacggcgc gcgggtgaat ggccccccgc acattggcgg agggcggcgt
     8941 tacacagcaa tcaggcgctt ttgaacttgt tgacgaactc agtgcgggtt tccgcatacc
     9001 acggcgcctc ggccggccac gggttgaggt tggccagcga gtcacccgga taggcctcgg
     9061 caaagttctt cttgtaggtg tcgcccgagt attggtcggc acctagaacc ggcgagttgt
     9121 aaccgtggct gtcaatcgcc acaccggctg gtttcgcctg ataggcgaag tcaatgaagg
     9181 cataaacctg atcgatattg gccgcgcctg tcggcatgga cataccatca acccatgcca
     9241 tcgcaccttc gattggggct tgatagtgca ccggctcacc cgccgatttc agcgccagcg
     9301 gcgggccgtc ccaagtctga ccgacaacta cgccttcgtt caacaggcca tttttctggg
     9361 tgtccgcgtc gttccagatc aacttgattc ggttcttgcg ttcgatgcac cagtcggtga
     9421 tctgacccca gaccttgcgc atggtctctt cgtcgccgta ggcggcccag accgagcccg
     9481 gctccatctc acccgcgcgt tccatgtaaa gacccgcacc cagcatcatc gaatgcgcgc
     9541 ggcccatggt cttgcctgcg ttttcttccg accagacatc accataagac ggcgcgtcgc
     9601 cttccggcag ccacaggtca gtacggtagg cgatgccttc ggtgccccag atatgcggca
     9661 gccagtggac gccgctgtca ccaaagttcc atgcatccgt accaatcgag gccatcgccg
     9721 ggttcaccag atcgatcggc accttgctca tgtcgaaggg ttgcagcagt tccagcggct
     9781 cccactgcag cgagcggttg ttggtcggcg acacgatgtc aaaaccctga cccttggtcg
     9841 ccttcatctt gttgatgatt tcttcgtttg acccgatacc ggtgtagttt accttgatcc
     9901 cggtcagggt ctcaaactcc tgaataaagc tgggcggcag gtaatccgac cacatcagaa
     9961 tgttgatctc acccgaggac gccagcgcgc ttttgctgta cagcggtgcc gccagcgcag
    10021 cagcacctgc gcctttcagg acagagcgtc tggaaagcgt tttccgttca gccattttcg
    10081 tttctcccgt tgttggactt tgtattcttt ttgttatgta agtgcaggct agacctttga
    10141 tgcagagctg tcagtccaaa agtgacagtt accagttttc ttaagtccag tttgcattca
    10201 cgcccgtcag aaccaggatc aggtcacggc tctgtccaga ctgagacacc atagggcggg
    10261 atttcagaag taccaaccag atattgacga tcctcggaac cgggcaagac ctgcgcagtt
    10321 gcactgaagt tgaaggcaaa ccacagctca ccacaacgcg tgatgcgcac atcccggtag
    10381 ttttctgtca cggggatgtc tgcccatctc agagcctcgg ccagaacagc ctgcaacaac
    10441 ggtccgcgcg ggatcatcgc caggtacatc gaccgatccg actgcacaat cgccgggctg
    10501 ccgtcgcggt aaacgcttga aaaacgggct gttaccttat tcgcggtttc gatgatttcg
    10561 cgccagccag tgaactcatg ctgcgtgccg tcctccaggc gcaccgattc gcgggccaga
    10621 tccggcagtg attcgactct cagaatccgg acgccagcca gatcggccaa ctctccgggg
    10681 gcaaggttct gcggcgtgtg catgtcatcc gtcttgctgc cggcacgggc gccgatcaac
    10741 agtttagcca aactgtcccg cagccgtttc gccaggtctg gcgagacaat catgctttgc
    10801 ggtagcacga tcaacgcata gcccgtcagg tcgtcttcag gaccaacaaa atccagatca
    10861 atcccttggg cgcgcagccc ggcataccat tcacgaacga tctgagcatt cgggaacgcg
    10921 tcatcatggg gcagaatatc tgctgcccag atggacgcgt agtccagcaa gatggccacc
    10981 ggtgcccgtt ggcgcgtggt cgatggtagt gcatcacgct cctgaaccac ctgcgccagt
    11041 tccagagcgg cctgatccag gcttccgtcc gagcgcagca gtgccgtatg aaactgttct
    11101 tgcgctaatc tggcctgtcg ccagcggaag aacatcacag cctgcgcgcc gtgcgcgtag
    11161 gccgcccatg tccacaagcg aaccatgcca tcggcggggg aagggttctt ttcggcccag
    11221 tccaccggac cgggttgctg ttccagtacc cacatgcgcc ctttgccctg tgatcggtag
    11281 aggtcacagt gaaacccctg atagtccggc gcaccggtgc gcaggtttcg acgcttatcc
    11341 tcatctgaca gggtcgaccc cagcagattg cccagcggat agctgtcgaa gccgacgata
    11401 tccagatcag cagccacagc gtggtggtca aactcaaaac tgccagccat gaagttatgg
    11461 gtgatatccc ggcccggaga gtactgccgg aggatgtcca cctgtgcgcg gttgaacaat
    11521 cgcacccggt ccgaggagta gcgcgcgaaa tccagcgcgt gtgtcgggtt ggggctcgcc
    11581 accaggccgt tgggcaactc aatctggtca aagctggaat aaacagaggc ccagaacacg
    11641 gtgccccata tccggttcag gttttcaatg gtgccgtaac gctccgccag ccaacgccgg
    11701 aacccgtcgc gggccgcgtc cgagtagctg agtaccgtgt cgtggtcatt atattcattg
    11761 tcgatctgcc aagcgcagac atgagggttt tcaccataac ggcgcgcata ctcggtggcg
    11821 atccggcagg actcggccag ataaacatta ctcgagaagc aataatgcct acgggacccg
    11881 aatcctctaa cccgcccatc cgggccaacc ggcaaaattt ctggatactc atcaatcagc
    11941 catttcggcg gcgcagccgt cggcgtggac atcatcacgc gaagaccggc gcccccgaga
    12001 acttcaatca cctcatccag ccagtcccat tggaactggc cgcgctcggg ttcgatcaaa
    12061 ccccaggtga attcggcaat gcgcacccag tcgaggccca tctcgaccat cagccttgca
    12121 tcctcgtgcc aaagcgaccg atcccattgc tcggggtaat agcaaacccc cagttccagt
    12181 ttgctcatcg gtcttccctt gccgtgcggc gttcgatcca tttcaggaag ctggcgcaac
    12241 ccaaggtgat caccacgtaa aggatggccg ctgtgttgaa cggtgcaaag ggcaggaaac
    12301 tggccgcctg aaactcgcgc atccgttggg tcatgtcgcg gaccgagagg atcgacagca
    12361 acgaggtatc tttgatcatt gcaatgaatt cattgcccaa gggcggcgtc acaatgcgca
    12421 gcgcctgcgg taggatgatc agtcgcgcgg tttgccagcg cgacaagccg agcgagccgc
    12481 ccgcctcaat ctgcccgcgg gggatggctt ctatgccgga tcggaaaatc tcggccatgt
    12541 aagcggagta gcccacggaa atcgcaatga tcccgcgcgt catgttggtc atgtcgatgc
    12601 cgccatcggt ggcatccttt acggccccag ccaaaggcaa gccgatataa agtatgatca
    12661 ccagcatcgg aatgccgcgg atcgtatcga cgaaaaactc ggcccccacc gccagcgggt
    12721 gcagcttgtg ctgggctccg ccaacggtca gggtcaacag caaaaagcca aagactgcaa
    12781 aggccagcgc cggatttcgg tatttgtcgg gcaggaaact ggtctgccag atcaccggat
    12841 acccttttgt gtttgttccg acggggacaa aagcgccgga tacgctgtcc acggtttcga
    12901 tctgctccag cgcagcggtc gcgtcgggtg cactgcgaat acggtattgc tggttctcat
    12961 cctcctgaaa ctcaccaaag cggatcatgt ccgcctgcgc ttgcggggta ccgcgcacga
    13021 tggcgatacg ggcgtccagc gtaccgatga gttcgtattt cacttgtggc tgcatgaaga
    13081 aaaatgcgga aatcgccagc agggccaggc tgatgcagcc ataagtaacg gtcgtgcggg
    13141 ccttgggttt gaacgattgc aacccaaccc agatcaggcc cagaatagcg gcgaagatgt
    13201 aggcgaagat ggccgcgcgg aacgtgatcg ccacaccggt agcgaattgc caatgcgcca
    13261 tgaacatcag gtagaacagc accgcgccgg tcaggatttc aaaccccagt tgcacataac
    13321 cccgcaaccc gtcgggcagg taggaattca aaaggattgc ggcaataaca attgcgtaga
    13381 tcaccagcat gatctgcaga ccggcctgaa ccttgtcgac cacctttgga aacagcaccc
    13441 aggtttgcga agacctgtcg atcagagtcg atgtgttctc gctgagcgcg tgaaagaaga
    13501 cggactcggc aaacggcatc agcacttgcg gtgtggcaaa ccccagaatt gccaacgcca
    13561 cagctgctgg caacgcggcc agcgccgtga aacgcaacca tcccggcgcc tccggaaacc
    13621 gagcgttgcg agcgcagaga tagcccagaa cagtcaccgc cagaatgacc agaaacccga
    13681 cgaaaatcgg cccggcatca ttgccaatcc ccaaaattgc aaccagcgac cgcaggtatt
    13741 tcgaggaggt ggcaaacaaa tagatgatga acggggcagc ggcgagcaac acaaggttgc
    13801 tcgggcggac cgagcttaag cgcgacatga gacctctctg ctgatatgcg gcccagccaa
    13861 cggtggtacc gggccgttac gggccagacc gggttattcg gtgccccagt attttccgat
    13921 caacgcatcc aaagtaccgt cggtcttgat cgccgccagt ccctcgttga tggcatcaac
    13981 cgttgcgtca ccttcctgga acacgatacc cagcggatcg gatttcaggc cggtgatacc
    14041 cacagtcaat tcacccgcga actcttgttc gtacgctgcg gccgaggtgc cgtcgatgat
    14101 gacgccctgc acatccgcgt tctgcaacgc cagaatcgcg gccgagaagt tatcataaag
    14161 gctgacattc tcgcgcccca ccagttcctc ggccagctgc gcgttggtgg tgccggtctg
    14221 cgctgccagt ttctgaccac cggccttgaa gtcgtccaat gtcatgtcgc cattgtcgac
    14281 ctgcaacaga atggcctggc tgaccacgat gtagggctcc gagaaatcca tcgactcttc
    14341 gcgttccggc gtgatcgaaa cgcccgagat caccagatca aactccccct gctgaagcgc
    14401 agcaaagata ccgtcccagg cagtgttgac gaagttcgga acgcaattca ctttctcgca
    14461 gatcgcattc atcacatcca cgtcaaaccc tacgatctca ccagtcgatt catcgacggt
    14521 ttccatcggc ggataggtgg catcggtgcc gattttcagt acacgcccct ccagatcggc
    14581 ggcgaagacc gccggggcgg ccatcgcggt caaagcggct gcggccagta gtttcttgaa
    14641 catcttcatt actccttctg ttggtctatt tgacagacgc cgttttcggc gcgggggtgt
    14701 caggctgccg cttgataagt gtggccctga tctttttctg ggtttcggac gggtcagccc
    14761 cgtccaaagc tctcaacatg tactcgccca gcaagcggct cgtttcttcg atcggcacat
    14821 aataggtgct gggcggcggt acgaaatagc ggctaagctg cagatcgtcg gtcgaaatca
    14881 ccaccaggtc ccggccaacc cgaatcccgg cggcatgggc ggcagacaac acgcccagcg
    14941 tcatcgcttc gttggcgcag atacaggctg tggggcggtt ggacagccgc atcagcgcgt
    15001 caaaactgcg ctgcccggtg cgcgccgtgg tgggtccgtt gaagaccagg gccttgtccg
    15061 gcgcgatccc gccgttggtc agggcctgtt catatccggc ttggcgttga ctcgcataga
    15121 tcagctcggc cggagggttg accaacgcaa tacgccggtg accgagctgt accagccgcg
    15181 tagtggcatc gaaggcagcg acctgactgt cgaaatcgac ataggcatgg ggtgttttgc
    15241 tgtcactcat ccccatggtc acaaagggaa acgcgttttg ttgcagatac gcgatgcgtg
    15301 gatcaccgcg caacgtacct gagaatatga ccccatcagc cagcccatcc tgaacgatcc
    15361 gcgccagaac tgtcatcgcg tccgggatat ccgcaacgtt gaacacgctc atttcataac
    15421 gcgatccctg taaagccgaa gagataccgg ccagaacgcg ggtgaactcc accccttccc
    15481 attcctctgc cgcgtccggc gacacgctga ccaaaacggc aacgcggtaa gatttgttgg
    15541 tgcgcagttt taacccgtcc atgttgacgc gatagccaag ccgggtggcg gcgagctcaa
    15601 tctcctgccg tgttttttcc cggaccgacg ctgccccgcg cagcgcgttc gagacggtgc
    15661 ctacggaata tcccgtttct ttcgcgatgg acttgatcgt cgcgcgcgcc actacccgac
    15721 ctccgctgca agctgtcgca tcaggaaggt tcgccccgtt cgcaaggttt ccgcgtggtt
    15781 tagcgtttcg tcatgttcaa cgaacaaatc agagcacggg ctgcttgcga gaatgcgcag
    15841 cacacggggc caatccacca cgccctgccc cggattgcgc caacgctcgt ccccctgacc
    15901 tgccgacggt tctgcatcct tggcatgaac cgaaacaatc cggtcggaat aacgctgcaa
    15961 cagtattgcc ggatcttgct gcgaaaccgc cagccacccg atatcgggct gccagtaaag
    16021 gttttcatgc gacaaaataa ggtccagagg cgtttccccg gggcgtccgg tcaggtcaaa
    16081 atcgtgatta tggtaagcga ggcacgcccc atgcgccacc agccgggtag cccaatccgc
    16141 caaccggccc gacacgtcca tccatccctc ggacgtgtcg ggccgcgcct cgggtgacag
    16201 ccaaggcatg acagccacct ggcatttcaa taggctcaac agatcgagaa tctcgtcaaa
    16261 ccgcgtttca aactcttccc agtcgaaatg ggccgagcgc acggttaaac cagaacgtac
    16321 gacctgccgc accatgtccc gaggggccag atcatgaaac ccgatcgttt cgatatctgt
    16381 gaacccgcag gcaccaacca ggttaagctg ggacgccaga tccccaacct gccggacagt
    16441 atatagttgc gctgctatac gcatttcccg ggcttatcct gaattgaaac gtttcaatta
    16501 ggttgaaaca gctggaccac acttgtcaag acaagggttc agcggtgcat tcttcgcctg
    16561 agccagatga tttttcgcaa tgatgtttac cttatctgac ggggataacg attcaggtat
    16621 tgttagcgct accatttttt gatatcgccg acttcatgaa acagaaccag aatgccaaat
    16681 aaacgggccg cagcagtgaa tgccccacgt gaaactggaa tgccggaggt caagctgata
    16741 ggtggcaccc ctaccggtcc cgcccaacag gtactgatca tgcaaaacac ccgcgctgat
    16801 ttccccaagg acttcctctt tggctttgcg acctctggcg gtcacaaaaa atccgagccg
    16861 caagcccttg accctgtgct taaggccgga tttgactgct atcgcttttc gatcatttgg
    16921 gcacatgttc tgcccgacgg ccaaggatcg gtgaaacagg ctgggttgga cgactacgat
    16981 cgcctgatcg ataccctgct ggaacacggc attcggccct gtgcgacgtt gtgcggcaag
    17041 gagcttcctt tggcactggc cgatctgggg ggctggcgaa accgcgatag tacgggctgg
    17101 cttgccgact ataccgagac cgtcatgagc cgcatcggtg atcgcatgtt cagtgttgcg
    17161 ccaatagacg cgcctgcgtt tcttggcgat ctgtaccttg atgccacggg ctcgtgcgac
    17221 gcccgcaccg ccgcgcgcag gatgcatcac atgctgcttg cgcatggccg ctcaattgag
    17281 gcaatgcgcg ggctgggcat gaccaatctg ggagtggaaa tccccctagc ctcgaccaaa
    17341 aaccgttgtc aaaccttcaa cctgttaagc ggcattttca acaacgccta cccaaatagt
    17401 acgttgacgg atttggagca gtacctgccg gagggctggc aaagcgattt cgacactatc
    17461 agcaccccca tcgattggtg cgggctgaat tgtgacgcct acgggcagat cgaccccttg
    17521 gccctgaccc ggatccagaa aaaatacacg aaagacctgc ccatctatct catcgaaacg
    17581 ggcagttcgg aacgccaaca gggttcttcc gggattttcc agcatctaca aaccgtgcag
    17641 aacgctctgg agcaaagcct gccggtaaaa ggctgtttct tccgcacaac ggcgacagac
    17701 gtgcatactt tgcggccaac gttggaaggc ggcgcggtgt cgctgcctct cgcgcagccc
    17761 accggtgtca tgcatgaaca ctggaacctg gtcgccgata ttggcggcac caatacgcga
    17821 ctgggcgtga tctcggacgg caagctgacc gacctccgca agtaccccac aggtgccctg
    17881 cccgaattgc tcgaggcgtt tcacagcctg cgcgacgaga tcggcacaga tccgcgcgcc
    17941 gtcgtcgccg caggggccgg gccggtgaag gacggaacca tccgcctgac caacgcaaac
    18001 ctcgatctgt ccgagagtga tatcggcagg gccaccggcg cgcagcatac ctttgtgatc
    18061 aatgatttca ccgctgccgc atggtccgtt gccgaagtca ccggcgacga tgtcgaagtt
    18121 ctgcaaggag ccacgacacc accccccggc acaaggctgg tggttgggtc gggcaccgga
    18181 cttggcgtcg gcgccctgct tttttcggaa gggcgttacc acacagcatc gggagaagga
    18241 ggccatatcg gcctgtcgcc ccgccacgtc gatgaggtcg agattttccg cgcggcccgc
    18301 cagatcgctc cggattgctt ctttgacgat actctggtgt tagaggccga aatgttcctt
    18361 agcggcaccg gtctgccgat cctgtaccaa gccgctggca tggcagccgg tcaggccgat
    18421 acaccagtgc gcagcgccag agacattctg gatgacgccc gcgcgcaaac agacccgatc
    18481 gcggtgagaa ccgccgatat gttcactgct cacttgggcg cggtcatggg cgatttggcc
    18541 gtcgtgctca tgcccaccgg tggcattttc cttgtcggcg gtgttgccaa aaaaaaccgc
    18601 tggctgttcc aacaagcatt ccgcgacgcg ttcaacgcgg gtggccggtt cagcgatctg
    18661 cggcgcacat tcaacctcta tgtgtcagaa caggacgaat ttggcattgt tggcgctaac
    18721 aatttctgca aaagtgcgct cgcgcggtag actgaccgcc cgatcccatg aattagaaag
    18781 gacccggcat gatcttgtgc tgcggtgaag ccctgatcga catgatccct acgttgaccg
    18841 cttcgggtga tgaggggttt gtgccccatt cgggcggtgc cgttttcaat acggctgttg
    18901 cattgggacg actgggggca ccagccgggc tgctgacagg cttgtcttcg gatatgttcg
    18961 ggcaacagct cgcctcggcc ctgcaggcca gccatgtgga cgacaaccat gtgatccgct
    19021 cggaccgccc aacgacgatg gcctttgtgc agttgaaaga cgggcacgca acctacagct
    19081 tcatggatga aaactcggcc gggcggatgc ttttgcccga ggacatgcca aaccagttac
    19141 cagcggtatc cgcactgtac ttcggcggga tcagcctggc ctgcgaaccc tgcgcggatg
    19201 cttatgccgc gcttttggac aaacacgggg cggatcgggc ggtgatgatt gatccgaata
    19261 tccgtccgga cttcatcaag gaccagaccc gttatcgcac ccggctcaac cggatgatcg
    19321 cgcaggcgga tatcgtgaag gtctcggatg aggatctgga ctggatcgtc cccggccccg
    19381 aaagcatcgc cgagaaagtg cctctgctgc tgcaggcagg accggccgtt gtgattgtca
    19441 cccggggcag cgacggcgcg tctggctatc tggcggatgg atccgaaatc tcggtccccg
    19501 ttccaccggt cgaggtggtg gacacggtcg gtgcaggcga cacattcaac gctggcgttc
    19561 tggctgaact cgaacgtgcg ggccacctaa acaaactcgc cctacacgcc ctaactcccg
    19621 accaactgcg tgcagccctc ttaaagggtg cgaaagtcgc cgccgtcacc gtatcccgcc
    19681 ccggggcaaa tccgccttgg gcgcacgagc tttgaccctt gtgagaccga catgaaacga
    19741 tccgacatca atgccatcaa gaccgaggcc gaggccttta tacgctcatt cggtgcggtg
    19801 ctgccgccct ttgccaactg gtcccccgat cagatgcgca gcgacaaggc cgccggcatt
    19861 cgcgagcgcg ggttgggttg ggatattacc gactacgggc agggccgctt tgtcgaactt
    19921 ggcctgttcc tattcactct gcgcaacggc gaagtgggcg atctgaataa cggccggggg
    19981 atgctctatg cggaaaaact gttggtctca cgcgacaaac agctgtcgcc gatgcaccgc
    20041 cacatcatca aggccgagga tatcatcaac cggggcggcg gcgatctggt gatggaaatc
    20101 tatgcctcgg acgccgaagg tggcattgac cgcgacaatc ccgttatcgt gcccagcgat
    20161 ggctgcccgg tcacgatcaa acccggcgag ctgctacgcc tgaaacctgg cgaaagcgtc
    20221 accctgatgc ctggcatctg gcacgcgttc tgggccgaaa agggcgattg tctgatcggt
    20281 gaagtctcga ccgtcaatga cgaccgcacc gataacgtgt tcgaagatcc gatcccgcgt
    20341 ttcgccacca tcgaagaaga cgccgcgccc gatttccttc tggtcgcgga ctactattcc
    20401 tgaaaaaaga taagcccctt ttcctaaacc ggaaaagcgc attaacatgg tccttgaagc
    20461 cggggttgag ggtgttagcc tcaacccgcg cgcacccatt gcaagaggac cggtcccatg
    20521 gtcacgaaag ccgagcttga agcccaggtc gccgatctgc gccgccaatt ggacgagcaa
    20581 aaggcggcca gccaacaggc acctgaacca gagccgcatg acacagtggc cgacagaatt
    20641 gccgaaaact tcgacaactg gtccggtcag ttggaagaag ccctgaccga attggaagac
    20701 ttgccgcaaa aacggccgat cctgtttgcg cttggtattt tcacgcttgg ctatttgcta
    20761 ggccggtccc ggtaggagcc cgatcatgag ccgcatttcc cgcaatatct cgatcattct
    20821 gcgcgccgaa cggctgatcg cgcaacgcca tgtggcggtg gccgcacgtc gcaccggttt
    20881 ctatgccgca gcggggctgg ccgtagggct ggcggtcatc atgctgaatg tggccgggtt
    20941 tctctggctg tcggaaagcc tgtcaaaacc gctggcggcc ctgattatgg ccggggctaa
    21001 cctgctgcta gcgctgatcc ttgcgctggt ggccaatacg cagaacgcgc aggccgatac
    21061 aacggcggcg gtggagctgc gcgacatggc cttgcaggac atcgagaccg agatcaaaga
    21121 aaccctgtcc gaggcgcgcg gcaccgtagc aggcctcagg cgcgacccgc tgggcgcgct
    21181 gacgcccgat gtcatcagca cgatcctggg gacgttggtc agatacgccc ggcggcgaaa
    21241 aaacaagccg gaccaatagc ggcgtttaca tcattcgcgc tgcggcgcgg gcaatcacca
    21301 tctcttcatt cgttgggatc gtaaggattc gaacacggct gaagtcagtc gacagaaccg
    21361 tgccgccatc ggcgtttctg ttgggatcca tctcgatccc gatccagcgc attccctcgc
    21421 aaaccctttg tcggatctga gccgcgttct cgcctatccc gcctgtaaaa accaaggcat
    21481 ccagtccttc cagcgcggcg gacaacgccc caagttcacg gcgtatacgg aaaacgtagt
    21541 agtcgatcgc gcgacgcgct tcgggcgttt ccgcagccaa aagagtgcgc atatcggacg
    21601 acattcccga caggccaagc aggccagact tgcgatagag catttcggcg atttcatctg
    21661 cactcatgcc ctcctgctgc atcatgtaaa gcacgacacc tgggtccagc tgtccgctgc
    21721 gggtgcccat cggcaatccg tccagcgcag aaaagcccat ggtcgaggca agcgcccgtc
    21781 caccagagac cgcgcacata gatgccccgt ttcccagatg ggcgataacc acgcggccgt
    21841 catacaggct cggggcaatt tccttcagtt tctgcgtgat gtaatcatag ctcaggccat
    21901 gaaacccgta acggcgcaca cccttgtcat aatagctttg cggcaacgcg aaagtgtcgt
    21961 tgacccacgg gtgtgtccgg tgaaaggcag tgtcgaaaca ggcaacctga accgtgtcgg
    22021 gaaaggcggc gctggccgcc tgaattccgg caaggctata gggttggtgc agcggggcaa
    22081 aaggaacaaa ctcggccagt gtttcaacaa ctttttcgtc gatctgcacg ggctcggaat
    22141 aaacagttcc accatgaacg acccggtgac caatagcgcg gatgtgaatg tccggaagat
    22201 actcctgtgc catatccaga aaggcctgaa tggcaccatc atgccctttg gcgtcggtaa
    22261 gcggctggtc gactgaccgc cctccggagg attccgccag cagtcgagga gcatccccca
    22321 agcgttcaat ctggccatgc caccgcattc tgggacggtt gccctcgccc agttcataca
    22381 gcccaaattt caacgaagaa gatccggcgt tcaacgccag aacatggtca gccatggatt
    22441 ttacctttgt tcgcccgtgc atgcagcgca gcaacagcgc aagaagccag ccgcgacgcg
    22501 tcatcatccg cccgtgatgt caaaatgatt ggcacagcgg caccaacaac gatccccgcc
    22561 gcctcagcgt gcgagatata ggtcagctgt ttcgccacca tattccccgc ctcgatattc
    22621 ggagccacca gaatatccgc cgctccggcg acctctgagg taatgccctt ggtgcgcgcc
    22681 gcgttcaaat caatcgcgtt gtccatcgcc agagggccat cgaccagacc gcctgtgatc
    22741 tgcccgcgct cggccatttt cgacagcagc gcagcatcca cagacgaggg catatgcggg
    22801 ttgatcgtct caaccgccga caaaacgcca accttcggcg tttcgatccc gatggaatgc
    22861 gccaagtgga tagcgttctg tacgatatcg gccttggttt ccaggtcggg ggcgatgttg
    22921 actgccgcat ccgtcaccat aataggccgt gacatgccag gcacatccat tacgaacaca
    22981 tgtgacaggc gccgccctgt ccgcagcccc ctgtcccgac gcaacaccgc gcgtagcagc
    23041 acatccgtat gcaaatgccc cttcatcaag gtctgcgcct tgccttcgac cacaaggtca
    23101 accgcgcgat gagcagcgat ttcatggctg ttggcctcga tgatttcgat ccccgacaga
    23161 ctagcaccca gttcggccgc agcagcggcg atcttgtccg ggtcacccaa caggatcggc
    23221 gtgatgatgc ccttggcctt gcccagcagc gcacccccca gcgagttcgg ctcttccggg
    23281 gcaaccactg cggtgggcat cgggtccatc ggctcggcct gtgcgatcag cgcgtcgaag
    23341 tgacggtggc gctgaacgat caggccgggc acctccaccg agtcgaaggt catgtgcttg
    23401 gctggcggcg tcacctgaac ctcgccgctg agaaccagag cattatcgcc gacgcggcgc
    23461 acttcggcgg cacacagcaa atcaccatcc tcgcgctttt cagtcacggt gacaaaagcg
    23521 gtaacttcgt cgccggcaat aacgggcagg tggaaagaca ggttcgccca tcgagtctgc
    23581 gttcccgcgc cgggcaggat gttacccaga accgccgcga tcagaccagc cggccacagg
    23641 gccggggcaa ctgcctcggg gcggccgtcg ccatcgccgt cgtagccagc caaatgcagc
    23701 gggttgtgat cgcccgatgc cgaagcaaaa gcgtaaaggt cgtcgatcgt acacaggcgc
    23761 gtcacctgcg cttcgtcgcc ttcttccacc tgcgcgtaag tgcggttttc ttctatcttc
    23821 attgctgttt ggccttgttc actgcagcag ccttgcgcgc ccgggatttg ggggcaggct
    23881 tggtcgtggc atcggatttc ttttcaacct cagcaagatc gagtgtctcg tacagcgcct
    23941 gcgccatccc tacaagttcg ggcgacgggt ccgggatatc gcccagaaca cgcttgatca
    24001 gatccacagc ctgttttctt tcagacgcac gcggcagcag atcgggcaac gagtccatcg
    24061 cgccctgttc gtcaaaggtc acgatcacgg tctgttcgtg cagcatccgc tgacgttgtt
    24121 cgacagtcag attcttgaag ggtgcttcat tcctgaacac atgtgcccat cggtgcagaa
    24181 tctcggcccg gaagctctga ttgctggcac ccagcaggat cagcaggcgg atcacagcct
    24241 cgggcaggcc gccctgtttc atatgcgcca gcgcagcctc gacctgcggc aacgagcgga
    24301 gggattcagg gtctggcaag gtgcggtgcg ccgcgtattt cttaccgaac caggtcgcca
    24361 gtggcccacc ccagagcgta aagaacgcgg cctcatacca cgcatcgcgc aggtcccggt
    24421 tcaggtccat gacttgttcg atccagtcag cggtcagttt ctcaagctca aggaaaggat
    24481 tgtccggcgc ggcaggttcg cgctgctcgc gcactgtatc ggccagatgc tccacgccct
    24541 tcatcacagg gttcgcagag gacatggcgg cccgctgcac ccgtaaagga tgcagctcgc
    24601 gcagggcttt cgcccccatc ggcattgaca gcgaccgcac agcaggacgc ccgaaggttt
    24661 catagacgtt ggcctgtacc tcggacatat gggccacggc ggcaaagctg gcttcgtcct
    24721 cctgcccatc gtccagcgcg gccacatctt ccaaagtacg gtcatagaac cgaacctcaa
    24781 accgtttgtc ctgaccttct ccttctatgt tctcgatcac catctcatag agacctggcg
    24841 ccatcgcttc gaccgtttcc agagtcgagg ccagctcggt atgctccttg cgcgccactt
    24901 tggacgaaac aaaaatgccc agatggccga cctcgtcatg cagcatgtag atgatccgct
    24961 gcccgcgcag acgaatttcc tcttcgtcgg cataagtggc ggcgatccag ttcagcgcct
    25021 gctgcggtgg agtgatgtta tcgccctggc tggcgaagac aaagatcggg ccctttatct
    25081 ccttgatgtc caccggaaca cctggctcca actgcgcggt gttcttgacc aaccggtttc
    25141 cgacaaacag ctgctcgaca atccagtgga tttctgcctc gttcaggatg aaatagccac
    25201 cccaccagcg ttcaaagtcg atgaagcgtt tccagcccgc ttcggggtcg cgatagaggt
    25261 cgaaatactt gccgaaatag ttccggctgg ggttcaactg ttcgaagttc atcacaagat
    25321 tagcaccgtc gaacgtgccc gcacccaggt cggaccacag catcggttgc cacgtgcccc
    25381 ccagaacgcc ggcgttgtag cgcatggggt tctcgcccac ctcgcctgac catggcgcaa
    25441 ccggcgcacc gttcaggatc aacggcccgg tcaggtccgg attgcaggcg gccatcagca
    25501 aggtggccca cccgccctga cagttccccg tcaccacggg ctgagggctg tccgggtggc
    25561 gcgcccgcac ggtgcggaca aaaccggcct cggcgtgcat gatatcggca agggtctggc
    25621 cgggcaccgg atcacgccca aaactaacga aatacaccgg atggcctttc gacagggcaa
    25681 cgcccacctg actgtccggc ttgaaacccc cgatcccacc accatgaccc gcgcgcggat
    25741 caatgatgat ataggggcgt ttcgtatcca caactgtcac acccttgggc ggcaggatgc
    25801 gcagcaattg gtaattgcag gcgcgtttca gggactttcc gtcgactatg atctcgtagt
    25861 cataaaccag taccgggggg cagcctgcag cctcatgctc cagaaacaca tcgccacgtt
    25921 cgcgcagcgc gtccatggtc aacaccaccc gctgcgaggc gtccttcaga taggccgccc
    25981 agtcttttgc cacggattgc gaacccacaa ggtgctgcga cacatcggca aatccctgta
    26041 tcaggtcacg ggtgcgttcc gagtgagttt cggcgatctt tgtcgactgc aaccgcacag
    26101 atttggccag caggtgccac tgcacccccg actgatccag cgcacgggtc acaatatcaa
    26161 acgtccggtc ctgtaccgct gccgcatcct gcgccatctc tgaacctagt ttcagcgagg
    26221 tcttctggac attcgaaaac atgagcctct tcctttccca gtccggtttc aggcgttgac
    26281 acctttcgcc aatggcaggt gataggcgag gccgaggaca accgctctgg ttccgtccag
    26341 tctgaacatt cagcccgccc ttccgtgcat tctgcaatgc agcatactga gtttcgatat
    26401 gggactcaaa ctcaatgccg caatgccgca tagcaagaaa aattgacaat ggtgttttgc
    26461 cctcggcagg ggagtttagg cggattcttc gctagaaccg ctgcgaaccg ttgacccatt
    26521 cttcccctcg caaccgcagc ggcaatccgg aacaatcaga ggtatacaaa gcgatgaaaa
    26581 ataaagctct cgtttatgat ctggatcaaa attcatcacc tttagaaacg ctattgaggt
    26641 accgtagaaa aagaatcaaa cgcgaacagt ccagccgaat gagccagatg acgagccgcc
    26701 gggcgtttct aagcgccagc atgttccggg aggacagtaa tactgttcga ccgccgggtt
    26761 cggccgcgcc gggctttgtg gatcagtgct ccaaatgcgg agactgcgcc gaggcctgcc
    26821 ccgagaacgt gattgcgatt ggccaggatg gttttccggt gtttcagccc ggcggcgatc
    26881 cctgtacgtt ctgtggcgat tgcgccaagg cctgtccgac ggatgccctg caaatcgaac
    26941 gcctggccga ctggtcttgg cgcgcagcca ttcaggatgc ctcgtgcttg tccatgaacg
    27001 gcgtcagctg ccgcatctgt caggacaatt gcgagcagaa tgccatccgg ttcaggctgc
    27061 aactgggcgg acgggcggaa cccgcactgg atgctgagac ctgcaatgga tgcggtgcct
    27121 gcgtggcgct ctgccctgtc gatgctgtcg cgtttgaacg tcggcccata actcaaacgg
    27181 aaacggttca atgaatatct gcggttgcct tgcacatgtc gcacaagaac agactgacgc
    27241 cgccgcgcaa acgatgcggg acacgccggg cgtcgaagtt catgcccagg cagaagatgg
    27301 ccgtttcgtc atcgttgtcg aagacacacc cgaccgcctt gcgtccgaga tcatcatgga
    27361 tctgcatcag atccccggag tgatttcact gacgctgact tatcatcatt tcgaggatct
    27421 cgcggaaagc gctccgcatc ccgaggcccc aagccaaacc accagccgga ggctcacgct
    27481 atgactactt cagaatctcg ccggacattt ctcaaggcct cagcggccgc tgccactgcg
    27541 tcagccgcag gcatccctct ggccaccggt caggccaatg cgcaaaccgg ggcccccgat
    27601 atccgctggg acaaggcggc ctgccgcttc tgcggcacag gttgctcggt tctggtcggc
    27661 acaaaggacg gccgtgttgt ggccacccaa ggcgacccgg acgcgccggt caaccgcggc
    27721 ctgaactgca tcaagggcta tttcctgtct aaaatcatgt acggcaagga ccgcctgacg
    27781 acgccgctgc tgcgtaaatc gaacggcgtc tatgacaaga acggtgaatt cgagccagtc
    27841 agctgggacg aagccttcga cgtcatggcc gcaaaatgga aagaggctct ggccaagaaa
    27901 ggccctacca gcgtcggcat gttcggctct ggccaatgga cggtctggga aggttatgcc
    27961 gccgccaaga tgatgaaggc cgggttccgg tcgaacaaca ttgaccccaa cgcacgccac
    28021 tgcatggctt cggccgttgt cggctttatc cgaaccttcg gcatcgacga gccgatgggc
    28081 tgctatgacg atctcgagca cgcggacacc ttcgtgctct ggggttctaa catggccgag
    28141 atgcacccga tcctgtggtc gcgcctgact gacacccgcc tgaccaaacc gggatgtgag
    28201 gtgcatgtac tgtcgacctt tgaacaccgc tcgttcgaat tggccgacaa cggcatggtc
    28261 ttcaacccgc agaccgacct ggcgatcctg aactatatcg ccaactacat catccagacc
    28321 ggcgcggtga acgaagagtt cgtcaaaaac cacgtcaaca tcaccaaaac cgctaccgat
    28381 atcggttatg gcctgcgcga cagccacccg ctgcagcaag aggccgccaa ccccaatgtc
    28441 ggcaagatgg aaccgatcag ctttgaagaa tatgccgaag cggtcgcgcc atacacactg
    28501 gaatacaccg cagaactttc gggcgtgccc gccgaccggc tggaaaaact ggccaagcaa
    28561 tatgccgacc cgaaccgcaa ggtcatgagc ctgtggacca tgggcttcaa ccagcacacc
    28621 cgcgggtcgt gggtgaactc gctgatgtac aacgtgcacc tgcttgtcgg taagatttcg
    28681 gaaccgggca actcgccctt ctcgctgacc ggtcagccct cggcctgcgg caccgcgcgt
    28741 gaggttggca cctttgccca ccgtctgccc gccgacatgg tcgtgatgaa cgacaaacac
    28801 cgtgaaatct gcgaaaccgc ctggaacgta cccgcaggca ccattccggc caagcccggc
    28861 ttccacgcag tgctgcagca ccgcaaactg aaagatggcg acctgaatgc ctattgggtg
    28921 cagtgcacca acaacatgca ggccgcgccc aacatcaacg aagaaggcta tcccggctat
    28981 cgcaacccgg aaaacttcat cgccgtatcc gacccctatc cgacagtcac agccgtttcc
    29041 gccgacctga tcctgcccac cgcaatgtgg gtcgaaaagg aaggcgccta tggcaacgcc
    29101 gaacgccgca cccagttctg gcggcagcag gtcaaagcac cgggcgaggc caagtcggac
    29161 ctgtggcagg tcatggaatt ttcgaaacgc tttaccgtag aagaagtctg gggcgaggaa
    29221 ctgctggcca ccatgccgga gcatcgcggc aagaccatgt atgaggtgct gttcgccaat
    29281 ggtgcgatcg acaaataccc cctgtccgag accgccgaag gctttgacaa tgacgaatcc
    29341 gagcatttcg gctattacgt ccagaagggc ttgttcgagg aatacgccga attcgggcgc
    29401 ggccatgcgc atgatctggc cccgttcgaa acctatcacg aggcccgcgg cctgcgctgg
    29461 ccggtcgtgg acgggaaaga gacgctctat cgcttccgcg agggctatga cccctatgtg
    29521 cccgaaggcg caggcgtgaa gttctacggc aagaaggatg gcaaggccaa tatcatcttt
    29581 gccccctacg agcccgccgc cgaggagccg gatgaagaat atgatctgtg gctgtgtacc
    29641 ggtcgcgtgc tggaacactg gcattcaggc tcgatgacgc gccgggtacc ggaactgcac
    29701 cgcgcctacc cgaacgcagt cgtctatatg cacccgcagg acgccaagga tcggggtctg
    29761 cggcgcggtc aggaaatcgt tctgtcgacg cgtcgcggcg aggtcaccag ccgggtcgag
    29821 acccgcgggc gcaacaaggc accgcgcggt ctggtcttca tgccgtggtt cgacgagcat
    29881 cagctgacca acaagctgac gctggacgca acctgcccgc tgtcgaaaga aaccgacttc
    29941 aagaaatgcg cgtgtaaggt agaacgcgcg taaccgggaa ggatcgcaaa ggtagtcccc
    30001 atgtccctga ccggtactcc tatctcgccg caacggcgcc gattcctgca ggattcggca
    30061 cgcgcggcag gcggctgcgt ggtcgccggg tcgttgctgg cctggttggc ccgcgatgcc
    30121 cgcgcgctgc cggccgaggc attgcgcccg cccggcgcgt tgccggaaca ggagttcctg
    30181 tcggcctgca tccgctgtgg gctatgcgtg cgggactgcc cttacgacac cttgaaactg
    30241 gccgaacttg gggccgatgc cgttgcaact ggcacgccct atttcacggc gcgcgacgtg
    30301 ccgtgtgaaa tgtgcgacga cataccttgc gtcgccgcct gccccaccgg tgcgctggac
    30361 ccggggctgg acaatatcga tgacgcagaa atgggcgtgg cggttctggt cgaccaggag
    30421 aactgcctga acttcctcgg gctgcgctgc gacgtctgtt atcgtgtttg ccctgtcatt
    30481 gatgaggcga ttacgttgga aaccgcacac aatgaccgct ctggtcacca tgcgatgttc
    30541 attccgactg tccatgcgga tcgttgtact ggttgcggca tgtgcgaaaa aagctgcgtt
    30601 ctgcccgaag ctgcgatcaa ggttctgccc acaagactgg cgcgcggcag cagtgcggac
    30661 cactaccgca aaggctggga agaaaaagag acccatggcg gcccgcttgt ggacggcctc
    30721 atcgacctgc ccgaccgcct gccggggccg ggcacggaca atctggccac accgggtggt
    30781 ttcgctccca cctatgatct tccgggggta ggacaatgag cgcccgcacc cacctgccgg
    30841 tcggacagga ggccaaggcc accaaaggtt ggatcggcgc gcaccgttat ttgctgctac
    30901 gccgaacaag tcagctgttc tttctggccc tgttcctgct gggcccctgg ttcggcatct
    30961 gggtcgtaca gggcacactt gcgggatcgc tgacccttgg cgtgctgcct ctgaccgatc
    31021 ctctggttct gttgcagagc atcgtggccg ggcattggcc cgaactgaca gcgctgattg
    31081 gtggagtaat cgtactggtc gcctatgcgc tgatcggcgg ccgcgtctat tgttcctggg
    31141 tctgcccgat caacccggtg accgacgcgg caaactggct gcaccgccgg ctggatttgc
    31201 cgaaaggctg gcaaccaaaa cgcaacaccc gtctttggat tttggcgaca gttctgatcg
    31261 tctcgggcct gaccggcgtg atcgcgtggg agttggttaa cccgatcacc atgctgcacc
    31321 gcgggctgat cttcggcgcc ggatttgtct gggcgctgat tgctgcgatc ttcgtatttg
    31381 acctggtcgt cgcgcgccac ggctggtgcg gccatatctg cccggtcggc gccttctatg
    31441 gcctgatcgg cagcaaaagc ctgctgcgtg tcagcgccgc caatcggacg gcctgcgatg
    31501 actgcatgga ttgctatgcg gtttgccccg aaaaccagat catttcgccc gcattgaagg
    31561 gcaagcccgg cacgacgccg ctgatcctgt cgccggactg cacaaattgc ggtcgctgca
    31621 tcgatgtatg cgccgtcgac gtcttcaaat ttactcaccg gttcgacgac cacgtcgtcg
    31681 caccttccga tccagttccc gcgcctgagc cgcgcgaagc cagacctatc taagggagtg
    31741 ccaagatgaa aaaatcaatc gtgacaggcg gaattaccct gatccccgtt ttgctcctga
    31801 gcgggttcgc ccttgcccag tcagcccagg tagaaaccct gcgcggggcg gaggtggatg
    31861 aacccatccc cctgcaccag atccacaagg atgtcgaagg gcggatgcag cgcaactatc
    31921 gtcaacaacc gccactgatc ccgcattcgg tcgagcagta ccagatcgac gtgcgcacca
    31981 atcaatgcct ttcctgccat gactggacca aagccggcga ccgcaacgcg ccgactctgt
    32041 cgatgaccca ttatctggat cgcgacggca acgagttgga ccaagtcgca ggcacccggt
    32101 atttctgcaa ccagtgccac gtgcctcagg cggatgctcc tgcgttggtc gacaacgttt
    32161 ttgaaccctc gtccggcaac taatccaacg caagtctgaa aggagcacca acatggcaga
    32221 ctcccccgaa aaacgcggat ggataggccg catctggaac gcaatctgga caccggctgt
    32281 catgttcagc tcgggctttt tgatcttggc aggatttctg gccggtatcc tgttctgggg
    32341 cgggttccac tggacgctgg aactgaccaa tactgaggaa ttctgtacct cgtgccacac
    32401 gatggaaacc aacctgggcg agtatcgcga gacgatccat tacaataacc actcgggcgt
    32461 gcgcgcgatc tgttccgact gccacgtgcc gcatgagtgg aaccacaaga tcaaggccaa
    32521 gatcatggcc gtcaaggacg tctaccacga gctggcaggc actatcagca cgcctgaaaa
    32581 atacgaagag caccggctga gcatggcctc ggccgtctgg aaaaagatga aggcgtcaga
    32641 cagccgcgaa tgccgcaact gtcacaattt cgactacatg gactttacca tccaggaaac
    32701 ccgtgccgcg tctgaacacc agcgcgcaat cgacaacaac atgacctgca tcgactgtca
    32761 ccagggcatc gcacacacac tgccgccgaa ctaccttgag acctatcagc agatcaccga
    32821 ggaactggcc ggcgcgccct cgggcaagct tcagcaccag gtggcggatg gcagcgctga
    32881 aatccggtca ttcttgacca atcaggcgga ataagagggg caagatatgc tggaacttct
    32941 gggaacaatc ggggccaaca ttatcagcct gccaggtatt ctgggccttg cgctgggaat
    33001 gatgacacgg cgtgtgtggc tgggcggcct gatgggtggc gcagtcggcg tgatggaaac
    33061 gcttgtcttt gcccattgga actttgccaa tgtcgagacg attgagcttt tgattgcggt
    33121 tgtcgtcggt ctgtgcgcgg gttcgctggg ctcagccatc cgcatcaagg gcacaacagc
    33181 gtaaaatttc ggacctgttc aatgttcacc cggcgcttgg cgtcgggtga acatatttct
    33241 gggggtggat gtcacgcccc tacattgacc accattttac cgaaattccc gccgctgagc
    33301 agttggttca gcgcatccgg cgcattttct aggccatcga ccatgtgttc tttgtactgg
    33361 atcgatccat cggcgatcca actggtcatg tcacggcgga attcctcata aactgctcgt
    33421 gtgaagctgt cgaaaataat gaagccttgc atttttacct tcatgcgtag cagcgtgccc
    33481 atgattgccg ggcccatgtc cggcccatcg ggcaatcccg gcaggttgta ccaggcgacg
    33541 acaccgcaga ccggcacccg agcaaagggg ttcagcagcg gcagcacccc atacaagacc
    33601 ttaccgccga cattttcaaa atagacgtca attccgtccg ggcaggtctg ttgcaactgc
    33661 tcggcgaaat ccggcgcctt gtgatcgaca caggcgtcaa accccaaatt ctcaacgaca
    33721 tgcgcgcatt tttccgcacc acccgcgaca cctacaaccc ggcatccttt gagctttgcg
    33781 atttgcccga cagtcgcccc gaccggaccc gcagcagctg caaccaccac ggtttctccc
    33841 ggcttcggct caccgatttt caacagtcca gcataggcgg tgtagccggg catcccgagg
    33901 atacccaaag cccaggacgg gttttgcgga gatttgccaa ggttcattac ttcggtcccg
    33961 tcagaaatcg cataatcctg ccatccgcta ccggacagga cgtaatcccc ggcctcaaac
    34021 ccatccaatt tcgaaatcac gacctgcccc acgacctgag cggtcatgac gccgccaatg
    34081 gcaacaggtt ctgcatatga tttcgcatcg ttcatacgcc cacgcatata ggggtccaga
    34141 gacaggtaca cagtgcgcac cagcatttca ttcggtccgg ggctcggaac ctcggtcgtg
    34201 gccatgcgca gcgtgttttc gtccggctgg ccgctggggc gttcgttcaa aacgatctga
    34261 cggttgacgt ctggggattg cgccatttca tgtctccttt gtttggtctc gccctgcgac
    34321 cagggtttgc ttagacactg tgcagaaagc tctcgggctc gcaatgcaat acaccctgtc
    34381 cctgactcaa cctccgctac ggaaagctgt tggcgtctga ccgaattccg ccttgaacgc
    34441 ccgggtcatg gcgctggcgt tctcataccc gcagcgaccg gcgatttccg cgatggactg
    34501 ttccgtttct tccgccagtt tacgtgcaag attcaggcgc agacgccggt acagcgcctg
    34561 tggcgtggtc ttcagttcgg cctgaatccg cccttcaagc cgcttttgcg agcagccgct
    34621 tttgcgggca atgtccttga tcgtcaaagg tgtttccaag tttgcctgca tcaaggtcag
    34681 cgcccggttg accagagtgt cctcggattt gagcggcagc gtgtaatgat ccgcaccacc
    34741 ccggctcatc agcagatgcg cgacctccat cgacaacagc ggcccgtgat ctcgacgaat
    34801 tagggccgag gcgagatcaa acgccgccat cgccccggaa catgtcagcc ggttgccgtc
    34861 gatgacatac cgctcctgga ccgcgttgac cgagggaaag gtctcttcga accgggccag
    34921 ttcatcccag tgaatcgtcg ccctgtgatc gttcagcaac cccgcccggg ccaacagcca
    34981 gctgccggtg tccaggcccg ccagctgctt gtgttttccc gcagccgaca gcactgcgcg
    35041 aatggtgtca cgcgtttcca acttgagaaa accataagat ggcatgacta ccaagacgtc
    35101 tccgcgctga tcactcaatg ccccattcgg cgtgacggca agaccgctgg agctttcaac
    35161 cggccttcta tcaatcgagc agaagtgcca cgcatacagc ctctgccgcg ccaatgtatt
    35221 tgcggcgcgt aacggctcga ccatgttggc caagcagtgg ttcgagaacc catcgaacag
    35281 cagaatgtta tactggcggg tcaaattttt tccaactctg cacaattcag ggctaagtct
    35341 gcatgccgca taaaagcgca atgccgtttc ctgcgtcaat cacctatcta aggaaacgcg
    35401 ccatgcagtt tggtctgtca gaagaacagg aaatgatcgt ttcgactgtt cgcagcttcg
    35461 tcgaaaacga aatctacccg cacgaagccg aggttgaacg caccggtcac gtcccgcatg
    35521 agttgggcga acagatcaag cagaagtgta tcgaccttgg cttctacgcc tgcaacttcc
    35581 ccgaagaggt tggcggcgcc ggtctgtcgc atctcgactt cacgctggtc gagcgtgaac
    35641 tgggccgagg atcgatggcg ttaacgcact tctttggccg tccgcagaac atcctgatgg
    35701 cctgtaacga cgagcagcgt gaacgctatc tgctgcccgc cgtacgtggc gagaaaatgg
    35761 acgcgctggc gatgaccgag ccggatgcgg gctcggatgt gcgcggcatg aaatgtcagg
    35821 ccgtgcgcga tggcggggac tgggtcgtca atggctccaa acacttcatc tcgggcgcgg
    35881 agcacgcgga tttcttcatc gtcttcatcg ccaccggcgt tgatgagacc ccgaaagggc
    35941 caaagaaacg gatcaccacc tttctggtgg atcgtggaac accggggttc gaagtgcgcg
    36001 agggctataa ctcggtcagc cacaagggct acaagaacta tatcctgtat ttcgacaatt
    36061 gccgcctgcc cgacgcacag gttttgggtg aagttgatgg cggctttgcc gtgatgaacg
    36121 aatggcttta tgccacccgt ctgacagttg cggccttctc ggtcggtcgc gcgcgccgtt
    36181 gctttgacta tgcactgaac tatgccgccg agcgcaaaca gttcggtcag cccatcggca
    36241 aattccaggg catcggcttt cagatcgccg acatgatcac cgagattgac gccgccgatt
    36301 ggctgaccct ggccgccgcg tggcgtctgg accagaacct gccctcgaac cgcgagattg
    36361 cctcggccaa gctgtacgcc tccgagacgc tggcgcgggt caccgatacc acgctgcaga
    36421 tctatggtgg catgggcctg atggatgact tcccgatcga gcgtttctgg cgcgatgccc
    36481 gtgtcgagcg catctgggac ggcaccagcg agattcagcg tcacatcatc agccgcgatc
    36541 ttctgcgtcc cctcggcgca taagtccacg tcccggcggc gagtgggttc tggcaggtta
    36601 cgctctcatc ctgtcctgac ccgcttgccg ccgggggcat ttccaacgac tcgatcagga
    36661 ttgtcgatga acaaagatct tacccggctt ctgcgcccga aaaccattgc cgtcgttggg
    36721 ggcggcgcgt ggtgccaaca ggttattctg caatcggaac gcatgggtta cgcaggtcaa
    36781 atctggccgg tgcaccccaa ggccacggaa atcgcgggtc attcggtcta tgggcacctc
    36841 gaagacctgc ccgaagcccc cgacgccgtg ttcatcggca ttaaccgcca agccacgatc
    36901 gaggccgttc atatcctgtc tagcatgggc gcgggcggcg cggtgtgttt cgcctcgggt
    36961 ttttccgagg cggtggccga agatgacacg ggcggagacc tgcaagacca actgatcgcg
    37021 gcggccggtg acatgcccat tctgggacca aactgctatg gtttcatcaa cgcgctggac
    37081 ggcgcgctgc tgtggccgga ccagcatggg gcaaccccgg tggacaaggg cgttgcgatc
    37141 ctgacgcaaa gctcgaacat ctcgatcaac ctgaccatgc agaaacgtgg cctgccgatt
    37201 gcctatatgg tgacctgcgg gaacatggcg cagaccagcc aggccgagat cgcctcggcc
    37261 ctgatcgacg atccgcgtgt aaccgccgtg ggtctgcata tcgaaggctt caaggacatt
    37321 cgcgaatggg aagcgctggc cgccaaggcg catggcaaag gcatcccgct ggtggcgctc
    37381 aaagtcggcg catccgaaca ggcgcaggcc gccaccgtat cgcatactgc ctctctggcc
    37441 ggcagcgatg ccggggcgca ggccttgttg gaacgtctgg gtatcccgcg cctgtcggcc
    37501 ctgccagatt tcttggaaac gctgaaactg ttgcattgct atgggccgct gccgggcggc
    37561 aacatcgcct cgatcagctg ttcggggggc gaggccagcc tgatcgcgga tatggccgta
    37621 ggcaccggcc tgaccttccc gcgtctgacc gacgacaaga aagcccgcct gcgcgatgcg
    37681 ctcgggccga tggtcgcgct gaataacccg ctggattacc acacctatat ctggcgtgac
    37741 gaagaggcga tggccaaagc gtggtccggt atgaccggcg acgatatcga cctgaccttc
    37801 tcaatcgtcg actatccgac aactgacgcg accgactgga cctgcgcctc gcgtgcggcc
    37861 ttaaaagtcc gcgccgacac cggcgcgcgg ttcgcgattg ccgcgacatt gccggaactg
    37921 ctgcccgaag acctcgcgca ggagctgacg gctgggggcg ttgtgccctt catgggcctg
    37981 cgcgaagctc tggccgccac ccgtgctgcg gctcaggtcg cggcaccctc cacgcatccg
    38041 gtctggctgc cgggcactgc tgaggccaac cggaccctga ccgagggcga atccaaacag
    38101 gctttggccg attgcggcct gcgcatccct caaaaccgta cggtgcgcag cccagaggaa
    38161 gcccaaaccg cagcacagga aatggacgcg cccttcgccg tcaaaggcgt tggtcttgcg
    38221 cataaatccg agcattctgc tgttcgtctg ggcgttcagg ccgacgacgt ggcaaatgtt
    38281 gccgccgata taggaaccaa cgagattctg gtcgaagaga tgatcaccgg aaccgttgcc
    38341 gagctgctgg tcggcgtggt ccgcgacccg gcccacggtt ttgtgctcac cctgggtgca
    38401 ggcggtgtgc tgactgaggt tctgcgcgat accgcgtcgt tgttggtgcc cagcataccc
    38461 gatgacatcc gcaccgccct tggcaagctg aaaatcgcac cgctgctggc aggctatcgc
    38521 ggccaaccgg cggctgatat ggatgcgatc atcactgccg tagaggccgt tcaggcctat
    38581 gtcatgcaaa acgccgacac gcttggcgag gtcgagatta acccgctcct ctgcacgccc
    38641 gacaaggccg ttgcggtgga tgccctcatc agaaaggcct gagatatgga cccgatcaaa
    38701 acccgccgcg aaggggcgat ccttgaggtg acgctggacc ggcccaaggc caacgccatt
    38761 gacctggtca ccagccgcag aatgggcgaa gtctttgccg aatttcgcga cgatcctgac
    38821 ctgcgcgtgg ccatccttac cggcgcgggc gagaaattct tctgccccgg ctgggacctg
    38881 aaagccgcgg cagacggtga cgcggtcgat ggcgactatg gcgtcggcgg tttcggcggc
    38941 ttgcaggaac tgcgtgatct gaacaagccg gtgatcgcgg cggtgaacgg catcgcctgc
    39001 ggaggcgggt tggaactggc gatttcggcg gacatgatcc tggccgcgga acatgccacc
    39061 ttcgccctgc cggaaatccg ctcgggcacc gtggcggatg cggccagcgt caaactgccc
    39121 aagcgcatcc cctatcacat cgccatggag ctgctgctga ccggccgctg gttcgatgcc
    39181 gaggaagcaa accactgggg tctggtgaac gaaattgtcg ccgccgatca gctgatggac
    39241 cgcgcgtggg aactggcccg cctgctggcc tcgggaccgc cgctggtcta tgccgcgatc
    39301 aaagaggtcg tgcgcgacgc agaagacagc aagtttcagg acgcgatgaa ccgcatcacc
    39361 aagcgccagt tgcgcacggt ggacgtgctt tacgccagcg acgaccagct ggaaggcgcc
    39421 cgcgcctttg cggaaaaacg cgacccggtc tggaagggca agtaagaggt cagcgcttcg
    39481 gcggtgtcag ccactgagcg gacatgccga agttcgactc tttcagctct tgctttgcga
    39541 tggcctgcaa atgcacctca tccgggccat ccgcatagcg cagcgcccgc gcccagatat
    39601 aactgtcggc cagcggcgta tccggcgtca tacccatggc accgaaaacc tgcatcgcac
    39661 ggtccgtcac cgtggcgtgt acattgggcg ccaccacctt gatcagcgaa atctcgcgcc
    39721 gggcggcctt ggcgccgacc tgatcaatct tccacgccgc ctgcaaggtc agcaaccgcg
    39781 cctgatcgat ctcaagccgc gatttagcga tccattcccg gatcacaccc tgctctgaca
    39841 gctgcttgcc gaaggtcttc cgctcctgcg cgcgttcgac catcagcgac agagccattt
    39901 cggccgcgcc gaccgagcgc atacagtggt ggatacgtcc cggccccagc cgcgcctgcg
    39961 ccagagcaaa accactgccc tcttccccca gcagattgct ggcgggtact cgaacgtcct
    40021 tgaagaccag ttccgcatgg ccctcgggat cgtgcatgtt caggatcgtg gggttgcgca
    40081 cgatctcaag accgggcgtg tccttgggca cgatcaccat actctgctgc ttgtgccggt
    40141 ccgcgttcgg atcggtcttg cccatgacga tgaacattct ggtattcgga tgacaggcat
    40201 tggtgatgaa ccacttacgg ccgttgatga catactcatc accctcacgc cggatcgagg
    40261 tggtgatatt ggtcgcgtca gagctggcta catccggctc ggtcatcgca aaggacgacc
    40321 ggatttcacc attgagcaac ggcaccagcc attcctcgcg ctgttcgggc gtggcaaaca
    40381 tgtgcagcaa ttccatgttg ccggtgtccg gcgcgctaca gttgaacact tcggacgacc
    40441 acgtcacctg ccccatcaac tcggccagag gggcgtattc cagattggtc agccgtgtgc
    40501 caggttcgtc gtcgcgcaag gagggcagga acaggttcca caacccttcg gcctgggcaa
    40561 gcgccttaag atcctccatg aatgagactg ggaaatcgcc tgcctcgatc tcttccttgt
    40621 ggtcgcggat gcgcggataa atatgcgcct ccataaagcg tttcagctgg tcgcggaatt
    40681 ccacagcacg aggcgatggg gcaaaatcca tggtgttccc ttttcagact gttgcgacag
    40741 accgttcctc gtaccctagc cgtgcgattg gcgtttgtga aacctgcttg caggacctca
    40801 gccgcaagtg ccgcgaggtc acgtcggttt ccgcgaaaac gcacccgttc acagctctgt
    40861 tgctcaaccc tctgcatgac ggtaagcgtc tgtgagggta cgaaaacgaa ccggaggtca
    40921 ggtgtcggat cagcagatca agaaatcgga cgacatcgcc gacaagttgt cgacgcggat
    40981 tgtccagggg gcactgaagc ccggtgaaaa gctgcggcag gacctgattg cccgagagtt
    41041 cggggtcagc caggtaaccg tgcgcgaagc tcttttgaac cttgcctcaa aggggttgac
    41101 ggttgccgta ccgcgccggg ggatgtgtgt ggcgccaatg gatcagaacg ccatacaaga
    41161 gcttcgggtg atgcggcgcg ctctggaacc ggtcgcgttg ctgcattccg tccccaacct
    41221 gacaaccaac cagatcgcgc agatcgaaca ggttcacgaa gactgcgaca gtgccaccac
    41281 cgccgatgac tgggaggacg ccaatcagcg ctttcacatg gccgtcatcg ccgcctgcaa
    41341 catgccgcgc atgatcgccg agatcagaaa tctgcaagtg ctgtatacgt ggcatttcaa
    41401 caatctgcac accgccaaat ggcgtcagcg ctcagacccg gatcatgcgg ccattctggc
    41461 cgccatcaag gatcgcgacg cggccaaggc ccattcggta atgcagcgcc acctgacacg
    41521 attggcctag gctggctcag tcgggtttgc gcgcaatgat ccaggttggg tgataggtca
    41581 gcgaaacgcc gaactcaccc tcgaactgcc ggacatagtc attggtgaac gccatcaggc
    41641 tggacttggt ccaggttttc tgcgcccgcc cgtttacacc ggttcggcgc aggtgttcca
    41701 acacttttcg cggcgaagaa aactgcatct gccgttccac ttcccccgca gagactacat
    41761 ccaaaatgcc ctcaacagca gcgatcagag tgcccggtgt gcacagaccc ggcgctttcg
    41821 ccgccgaccc gacctgtacc aactcgcggt attgctgcgg gccaaacccc gaaatggcca
    41881 gccaaccacc gggggccagc gccgtcgctg cgcggcgcag gaacagggtg ggatttggaa
    41941 gccactggat catagaggcc gacgcgatca gattgggctg tgcgggccat gcgacggttt
    42001 cggcatcccc acacaaaaac tcggccgcaa aggtggctgc cgtctcattg gcctcgggcg
    42061 agaggtcgtt gaccgtgagc gtatcgaacg cgaaatgctc gcaaagccgc tgtgtcaggt
    42121 gaccggtgcc gcaaccaaac tccaacgccg aggggaagta ctgcggtccg ccaccgtcgc
    42181 gcaaatcctg cgccagtcga tccgcgatct tagcctgctg acccgccgag tcatggtagg
    42241 tcaggaaact gcggctgaaa ctgcgctgga cacgctcggt caactgggcg ttcatgcgat
    42301 ccactccttc cagctttggc cagcggcaaa agggacgtgc ggcgcggaaa cggttcgaac
    42361 cacatcctgc tgcccggccc atgcagcgtg ttgcgcaccg gtggggatga tccgatcccg
    42421 ctgtggtatc cagatccggt caaatctgtg gtccggagca ttgccgcgtt tgattaccgc
    42481 ataaagctcg gcttgcgctg tgacgatatc gatctcgggc gccggagact tgagccctgc
    42541 gcggcggcag aacttggcga aactggcggt gttcaactga tccgccgtgg cacggatcat
    42601 atccggcgcg atgccgttct cggtatcggc tggggacaga gtgccactga ccgcaaccga
    42661 tcgatcgggt tgaagtcctg cctgcgtcag ccaatgcacc gccgacgcca caccaaaaga
    42721 aaaggcgatc agggtaaccc gatcatattg cgcaagttcg ctcagcgggc tgtccaaccg
    42781 ggcataatcg tctacgaaca ggacatccgc atcggttgca aggttctgaa agagcccgga
    42841 cccgagggcc cagcccccga agatcaacag cacctcttgg gtacctgagc gggacaacca
    42901 ttgctgtttc atgacgcgcc cttcgccaga gacaccatgg ccgatgtcac acggctcaac
    42961 tcgtccggag agatgataaa gggcggcata caatagatgt tacgcgcgaa ggggcgcagc
    43021 cagacgccgg ttcccggcgc cagcccgtgt gcgacggacg gatcaaccca gccctccatt
    43081 tcgatgacgc caatggcacc caagacacgc acatccgaga ccccgggcaa cccgcgcgca
    43141 ggggccagtt cgtgttccat ctggtcggcg ataccggcaa cttcagaccg ccaattccgg
    43201 atagatagtt gctccagact tgcgacagcc gccgcgcaag ccagcgggtt ggccatgtag
    43261 gtcgggccat gcatcatgac gccggcctca ctttccccga tccgccgcgc aacgatctcg
    43321 gtcgtgacag tcgcggccag cgtgatatgc ccgccggtca gcgccttgcc caggcacagg
    43381 atatccggca cgaccccggc gtggtgcagc gcaaacagct ctccggtgcg gccaaagcca
    43441 gtggcgatct catcgaagat gaccagcacg tcatacgcct tgcatagctc atgcgcccgc
    43501 tgcagccatg tcgggtgata gaaatacatc ccgcccgcgc cctgaacgac aggctcaagg
    43561 atcagcccgg cgatttggtc ggccttggtt tccagcaagt cttccagtgc gttcaacccg
    43621 ttcaggtcgc catcctcgga ccagtcctga ccaaaggcga tctgcgggcg gggcaggaaa
    43681 tgctggacgg acaaagcccc cgcgaacaac ccgtgcatcc cgttgaccgg gtcgcagaca
    43741 ctcatcgctt tccaggtgtc gccgtgatag ccgccgcgaa tggtcgcgaa ttgcgtgcgg
    43801 cccttgcggt cctgcgccat ctggtattgc accgccattt tcagcgccac ttcgatggcc
    43861 accgagccgc tatcactgta gaagatacgg tctagcccgt cgggcaaaag ttcgatcagc
    43921 ctgcgcccca actcaatcgc aggggaatga gtcaacccac cgaacatcac atgcggcatc
    43981 tgatccagtt gtgcctgcat cgccccgatg atggccgggt gacggtgccc gtgcaccgcg
    44041 caccaccacg aggacatcgc gtcaatcatc tgcgtcccgt cctcagcggt cagccaaaca
    44101 ccctcggccc cggtgatcag gtgcatcggg ccgggcttca gcacgtttgt gtaggggtgc
    44161 cacaggtggc gggcgtcaaa ctcaagcggg gtcacagggc gctccggatt gtgtcgacgt
    44221 cgatggcggt gaaagcgtta gtcagcgtgt cgcgggacaa ggtgtcgata aaaggcaatc
    44281 ggcccagatg gcgggtattg cccatctggg cgatagtttg ttcgacatcc ggctcggcgt
    44341 tgccgacaaa tgccacgccg atcacatcgc aaccggcgtt gcgcagcgcc atcagagaca
    44401 gaatcgtatg gttgatcgtg cccagagcag tgcgcgccac cagtatgacc ggggcctgcc
    44461 attgcgcgat cacgtcgaga aaaaagacct gacggttcag cggaaccatc agcccgcccg
    44521 cgccttcaac caccagaggg ccggacacct gcggcaaggt cagtcggtcc gggtcgatct
    44581 cgatccccat gtcctcagcc gacaaatgcg gcgaagcggg catgttcagg cgataggcct
    44641 cggacaacac ctcggcccca gtcacagcct tgacggtttc cgaatccgtt gcatcctcca
    44701 gtcccgattg caccggcttc caataccgtg caccaagggt ggcggtcaga cctgccgcaa
    44761 agacggtttt gccaattccg gtatctgtgc cgacaacaat tacggtgctc atgcggcctc
    44821 gctttggtgc tgggcaagcg cttcgaacag ggcgctgata tcggcattgg tcacattgcc
    44881 agtgaccgag acacgaagcc gcgaggtgcc gcgcggcact gtcggcgggc ggataccccg
    44941 gacgtcaaag ccctgcgcct gcagggttgc ggccatctgc attgtccgag cctcatcgcc
    45001 cagaatgacg ggaatgatct ggctgttcag cacgtcctgc ggcacgcccg tccggcgcgc
    45061 ttcggcatga gcgtggtgca tccgggcggt tgccgcgttg gtcaggcggg tatcggcttg
    45121 cagatgaccc agcaccgccc gcaccagggc cgcgttgaaa ggcgacggtg cggttgcaaa
    45181 gatgaacggc cgcgcacggt tgatcagcgc gtcgatcatc acccgcggcc cacagatcag
    45241 accgcccgca acacccagac ctttgccgca tgtgtgcaag gtcaaaacat cggccgtcag
    45301 gccatgtgcc agaccttttc cgttcggacc aaaaacgcca gtggcatggg cctcatccac
    45361 gaccagaatg gccccgtgtt cggcggccag gtcggacagt gcggtcaagg gcgcgatgtc
    45421 gccctccatc gagtagacgc tttccactgc gatccagacc tgccccgatc cgccggcggc
    45481 ctgccagtca gccagaacgc ggcgggcatc ggccacgtcg ttatgggcaa aggaccgggt
    45541 ttcggcccgg cccgtccgca tgccttcgtg ggcgctggca tggaccaaat cgtcatacag
    45601 gatcaggtcc cccgccgcgg gcaaggtcga gaatatcgcc tgattggcct gaaacccgcc
    45661 acccatgaac aaggcggcct cagcaccaaa aaaagctgcg gcctcttcct ccagcgcctc
    45721 atgttcagga tgattgccgc gcaacaaccg cgatccgcct gatccaagcg gaacacctcc
    45781 ctcaagcgcc ttttgcgcag cgcggtgcag cagcggcgag tccgccagac ccagatagtc
    45841 gttcgaggcg aagtccagcc cacgcctcgg ggccagcgac cggcgtcgat gccgggcgtc
    45901 cagcgtttca agcatcgagt tcaggcgact caatgctttc attcagccgc ttccgcacag
    45961 ctttgcccgg caacggtttc ggcctgcagc cccaacttgg caaagaggat tgcgtcggtg
    46021 tcttcttcgg ggttctcggc ggtcagcagc gtttccccaa caaaaatcga gttcgcaccg
    46081 gcgaagaagc acatcgcctg caactcttcg gtcatgtcgc tgcggccagc agacaggcgc
    46141 acataggatt tcggcatcat gattcgggcg gttgcgatca cacgcacaaa atcgatcggg
    46201 tcgatcggca tggcatcggc cagcggcgtg tcttcctgtg gcatcagcat gttgatcggc
    46261 acggattcgg gcgctggtcc catattggcc agggtgacca gcatatcgac gcggtcgccg
    46321 atctcttcac ccattcccag gataccacct gagcacactt tgatccccgc ttcctggacg
    46381 cggttcatcg tgtcgatgcg gtctgcaaaa gtgcgggtgg tgatgacctc ggggtaatag
    46441 cgctcagacg tgtcgatgtt gtggttgtaa tagtccagcc ctgcgtcgcg caggcgaaac
    46501 acctgattgt cgtccagcat gcccagcgtc atgcaggtct ccatgcccat ttcgcggacc
    46561 ccttcgacca ttgccaccag cgcgtccatg tcgcggtctt tcggctcgcg ccaggccgca
    46621 cccatacaga accgggtcgc gccgccatct ttcgccttgc gggcctcggt caggacgcgc
    46681 tgaacctcga tcagcttcga agccgacagc ttcgatccgt tccgggccga ttgcgaacaa
    46741 taggaacaat cctcggcaca gccacccgtc ttgatcgaca gcagcttgga ggtctgaatt
    46801 ttgttggggt cgaaattctc gcgatgcacg gtctgcgcgc gaaagagcag gtccatcaga
    46861 ggaagatcat atacggcctg cgccgcctcg cgggtccatg tgggaggggt gttttccatt
    46921 ttatcgataa ttcgtccaaa actccatgcc tgctttgtct aatatcgata aacctgaaaa
    46981 attcaactgc taactgcctg gtcagcgcgg aaccgccggg cgacaaaggc tgttgcaggg
    47041 tgtttaggct atggggtcgc gctcttgttc cgccctgacc ggccagatta gcggttgcat
    47101 cattggcgcg gttttcgatg ccgaatattt cgatcagaag ctgctgaact ttcaacatgt
    47161 tgacctgata gtcatccaga gacatctcgc ggccgcgaac aaagttacag tcggcatcaa
    47221 tgcccgaaac cgtcttgccc tcgggcatag ccgggccgaa accgatcaac tagttcaggt
    47281 caatcgcgat ggcaccaagg ttgttcttgc ccgaatgcag cgccatcaag aagcccttca
    47341 gctcacccca atgcttggaa aagttgcgca gcgccttgtc ggtgttctcg ccagatttga
    47401 tcttgtcgat gcccttgtag accgaaccgg catatttgaa ggcggcctcg gccagtgttt
    47461 tctcccagtt ggcttcgaca ataccggcat agttctgctt gggtgagagt gtcgtcgaat
    47521 gcgcaaccgc gctgaaattt ccagatctac ctcagacccg ttgaaatagg ccaacatcag
    47581 tgcctcgact tcggccgcat tgttgccgcc atcgcctttg gctgccgctt tttttcaggc
    47641 tgccatgcag cacgtggcgc gcgacctgac cggaatacga aaccgaattg atcttgtcgc
    47701 ctacatagcc ttttacactg accggaaacg ggccataggc ctgatcggtc atagcagcac
    47761 cgctgatcag gaccgcggca aaagcctgaa gtgagtttga gcatcgagag ttctcgttct
    47821 atccgactct cttcatcagt tatttttcct gaccctttta ggtgaatatt ttcaaggcga
    47881 gtaatcccca atttttcaat ttattacctg cgtgtaggag aaaagcctgc agcttgatac
    47941 agtggaaaac acccgctgca gaggcagaat gacccgtgat atgcctcaat cgcaatacgg
    48001 tttgagtttc tgcgcacacc cacctgttct caccatagca tctgtgacag aagggttgtc
    48061 atcgtgaaat ccaatcaggc aaccggatgt gaccccagaa gaactcggac cgagattgcg
    48121 atgaaaaaca aaaccgtgcc ggtcagaaca aacacgtgcc aaatagtgtt gtgaaaagga
    48181 agttggtcca gcagataaaa ggcaacgccg acggtataga ccacaccacc tgcaatcatc
    48241 agccagacaa caaccgatgg cagttcgccc aacatgtcag gtccggccca ggctacagcc
    48301 cagcccatca tcagataaag gacaagcccg aaccagcgaa aacggaccgg gtcaatcagc
    48361 ttcagtaccg agcccagcgt tgctgaagac cacaacccaa tcaatagccc cggcccctgc
    48421 ccgcccgaca acagaaggaa cggcgtgtag gtgccagcaa ttttcacata gatgccagag
    48481 tgatccagac ggcgcagcag atcggaccat ttgtcgcttt caatcatgtt gtagagcgcg
    48541 gaaaatgtca gcatcagcaa cagcgtgacg ccatagaccg agacccccag aatggcctcg
    48601 ggttccgacc ggtgaaaagt ggtgaccgtg atcagcaggg gcactgcaac aagggccgaa
    48661 gcgacaccca aaacgtgcac aaccccgtcg ctcacacgct cggcgcggct ataggctgga
    48721 cggatatctg caaaggacca catagactta acttaagcgt catggggatt tcagacaagt
    48781 aaacgccact cgcggtcgat caatgctatg tgtcagacca acgagtgcgc cgcacctaag
    48841 tggggtcatc ccccggcttc ggatccttgt atcggttcag atcgaaaatg cccgcgtgaa
    48901 tcggtttctg cttttgaaac agatcgtgaa tccggtcgct caacggccag aattctgggc
    48961 tggtccgacg cacgccaaat tgcgtcacca cggccatgta gtcgctttgc gactgaatac
    49021 ctttcagcgc cccgacaaga ggctccaact gatcctgtcg gacgtggaaa tagaaattcg
    49081 gatagctgcc gatcaggtcc ggaagaattg tcagggcatc cgcctcgggg tcccgacgcg
    49141 ctttttcatc gaacaaaaag gccacgttgt aatgcgcctt gtcatgcacg agggtgaata
    49201 gtgcggtctc cccgtcgctt tgctcgatca ccagaaccgt caggtccggc agatatttca
    49261 cccaatcgcc ggtttgattg gccagatcgc gcagtgcgtc gactgactgc cccggttggc
    49321 acttttctgt cgagcatctg ttgatcgggt ccgtgaccgg ccacagtccg ttgccgtgct
    49381 ccaacaaagt cagaaggaat tcctgtttcg gctgatccgt ttgaaaggaa ataccggtag
    49441 ggaaactgtc atcgacccgg cggcggtgcc aataggtgtg caattcggcc agaacgcctt
    49501 ggtaccaact ctcgtgcatc tgcggccgga cgtcccgtgg catgaagtcc agaaaggtat
    49561 cctcgctctc catccgcaac tcgtccatgt aaagccgcgt ggccagttga tgttcgaccc
    49621 gaccgaacac gtcatagccc gccacgaggt catagtagat gcgctcaaaa atcggaaagt
    49681 cgatgaccca ggcggtttcg gggatgccgc cgtgaaaccc ggtcatggcc gaggcattgt
    49741 cgaaatgcct aaacaccgtg atcagcgcgt tgggattggt tccatcgcca tcccagatcg
    49801 aaccatagtc gaacccggtc tgatacaccg gcgcagcccg gtatcgcgca tcccggaact
    49861 caaggtacgc gacctgatta ttgtgcgaga actcctgcaa catacccagc actccggcat
    49921 cggcctcgga cacgggcagt tccagatagg cggcaccttc ctgcagatag ctcgggtcgg
    49981 tgaccgataa atccgcatcc ggatcaagaa agctgaccca gaaccggtcc tcgatcacgt
    50041 caacggcagt ttcaccatgg cagacggggc cgcgaatgaa gctgcggaca aagaacagcg
    50101 cgtcatccag caggaactga taacggctgc gcgctggcat ctctgtgaaa gtgctgaacg
    50161 ggctgccgcc ttccgcgtcc ccaaacgggg gcagttcggc caacgtccaa tcggtgtcga
    50221 gaaacagctg ttgataacgc gccatgcgct ccggcccaag cgtatagacc agatgttcct
    50281 tgtgtacgat cgtttccgtg acctgctgca accgatagta aaacggcgcc gcgcccggat
    50341 catcgaacgg tctccgcgtt gctattacgt cgatctcatc gcccggcggc gtggtcgagc
    50401 gtaccagttg gaagaaccgc cgcggatcat cgccgtggaa atggagccgg gcgagaaaca
    50461 gatgctcgta cagataccgg ctcatcaact ggttgcgggg gtcgcttgtg ttcaggaacc
    50521 cttcccaacc agcgatctga gcctggatcg cgtcgggaat ggcgggcggg ttggatggcg
    50581 gggccacacc gccacgtgcc cagcccatga gcgactgaaa ctcggcctct gctagtggtg
    50641 ctgttccata gggcatgccc gcaagcggat gggccttgct gaacgcgtca aactcatccg
    50701 aggtggggca gaccagaggg cggtcgattg ccaaaccaag ctgcgcagga aggggggcgt
    50761 cagccggcag agggttctgg cgacccaact ccagataccg ctcaagcaaa cccggtttct
    50821 gcccgcgaag gacagtatga aaccccagcc cccgccattc cggatcggtc tgtgcgtcga
    50881 tccccagtcg ggtgggttgg gcatcctcca aacgctcggt gtgatatacg gcctctttgc
    50941 tggccccccg caacatcccc gccggtgacg tcagtttcaa ctgacatggc gcgtcataac
    51001 aactgtggca aacgacacag cggcgatcca tgatcgattt cacctcggcc catgtctggt
    51061 tctgcgcccg agccgcaaac gggtaagcgc aaagcaggca catcagcagc gtcgtctgca
    51121 acagcagtcg aactttgtgc atctgggtcc ctcccctgcc cgacttcgga catcatcccc
    51181 cgtagccaat atctttgcag ttacgggggg ctttaggcaa gaaacgcgac cgggcagacc
    51241 tacacgacct ggcgtcagcc gatgtgataa cccggtgttg attgcgcgat ttcggcttcc
    51301 tcatcggtca tgcccaccga aatgtcgccg aacaaaggcg tgctcaggta ccgctcaccc
    51361 gtgtcaggca gcatacacag gacagaagcg ccgggtttgg cctgttcggc gatttccatg
    51421 gccacggcaa atgtcgcacc gccggaaata ccggtcagaa tcccctcttg gctggccagt
    51481 ttctgcgccc attcaacacc cgccgggccg ggcaccggga tcagctgatc gaagtaactg
    51541 ttgtcgatgg attcctgaag gaccgagggg atgaaatccg gcgtccagcc ctgaatcaca
    51601 tgcggttcaa acgccgggtg gctggcaacg ggatcgttgt ccttgccccg ctcggtcgca
    51661 ataccactgc ccaccagctg cgcgttggca ggctcggtca ggatgatctt cgtatcgggc
    51721 cactcggcac gcagaacacg cgagacaccg gtgatcgtgc cgccggtccc atagccggtc
    51781 acgaagtaat ccagcggctc cccgttgaaa tcgcccaaaa tttcccgcgc ggtcgtggcg
    51841 gcgtgaatct cggcattggc cggtgtttcg aactggcgcg ccaggaacca gccgtgtttt
    51901 tcggccagtt cggcggcctt gcgatacatg ccaaagcctt tttcttcctt gggtgtcagc
    51961 acgaccttgg cccccagcat ccgcatcaat tgacggcgtt cggtggaaaa gctctcggcc
    52021 attgtgacga ccagggggta acccttttgc gcacagacca tagccagacc gatgccggta
    52081 ttgccactgg tcgcctcgac cacggtttga ccgggcttca gggccccgct gcgctcggcg
    52141 gcctcgatga tgttgactgc aaggcgatcc ttgaccgaac cggcggggtt gaaggcctcg
    52201 aacttcacga acagattgac gccttcgggc cccagattat tgatgcggat cgtgggcgtg
    52261 ttgccgatcg tgtcgagcac gctgtcataa atacggccat tgcccgaggt ggttctgagc
    52321 tttgagtcgg tcatcggaaa tcctcacttg atcacaggtg caatcccatc tttctaacct
    52381 gcgtccgggt caatgtcccg aaccctttct gtaagctcgg gctaaagatc caaaatcacc
    52441 tcgtttgttc cttcagcggg tacggcgcaa cagatcagca cctcgtcttc ggaatgatcc
    52501 gccgttggct cagtgcgata ggcgatttta ccggcgattt tgcgcgtcag gcagctgccg
    52561 caagaccccg agcgacaaga gaaagatggc gccaacccct cagcctcagc cgtttccaac
    52621 agcgtcggcc cgcctttcac ccaatttgcc ttgtgcccgc tggccttgaa gataacctgg
    52681 gccgcctcgg cctcgggctg tggtttgggt atggcaccat caccaggacg ccgtttcaac
    52741 gccgcagggc caaagctttc ggcgaatatc cgatcgtccc ttgcacccag ttcgcgaagc
    52801 atgtcgtaga cggcttgcat gaaggacggc ggaccgcaga gaaagaaatc gtagtcgtcc
    52861 aagggcagcg tgtcgcggat cagcgcgggt gtgatgtagc ctgcggtatc aaaatccacc
    52921 cctgcctgct tgcccttttc gggccgcgag atgaccgaca catagcggat cttgccatcg
    52981 cttgtcgcct cggcccggcg caaatccgta tgaaaggccc gctgcgccac ggtctgcgct
    53041 gcgtggaata cggttagcct gcgggtgtgt cgggtgcgca caccttcgtt caggacgtgg
    53101 cgcatcatcg acattatcgg cgtgataccg acccctccgg caaacagaac cgcggggcgg
    53161 ggctcggccg cgttcagata gaactgaccc ttgggggcct gaacctctac aaggtctccg
    53221 accgaaagag tgtcgtgcaa atggttcgac acggtgccac cgggctcgcg tttgaccgaa
    53281 atcctgtagc tggaatcgcc cggagcagag gacactgtgt aggtgcgggt cgctggtgtc
    53341 ttgccttcag gccgcacgcg gagcgtcaag aactgccccg cctcaaaggg caacaggggc
    53401 aaactgtccg taggcacaag tttaaaggac cggatcgcct cgctttcatc gcgcaccgag
    53461 gagacttgca gagatcgcca ctggtgacgc tgcgtttcag ctttttgccg ggcttcggca
    53521 gacttccagt catcggccat caggctgttg ggtgaaaact ccaaaaactc ggcccggaac
    53581 ggcaacgcat catggatgcg tcgcccctgg tccagatgaa accaccagcc tcggcttgca
    53641 ccgttgaagg tcgcaatttc gggatggtct tcgcccagaa cctcaaccgt tccagtcagc
    53701 atcagcagat cgccggtccg ataatcggga aacagcagac ctgcccgtgg gtttacaagg
    53761 aaattgccca gcgtgttaaa gaagttgtta ccggcaaagt cgggcaccag caggctgttg
    53821 ccctcgacct tgacgaaacc ggggcgcccg cccctgtgcg acacgtccac gcctgagtgt
    53881 tcgggcgtat cgccgaaact tgccacgtag aacgaattgg cggtagagat catttgccga
    53941 gcctgcgcat ccagcgctga aaaccgatcg ctggcggggc ggtcaatctc ggcctcgggc
    54001 tctcggacga acgtcacatc atgagtttga atatactgcg ggcaattccc aaaagactgc
    54061 accacatcca gcgaaaagcc gccctcatca acaagacgca cggtggcatt catgcggttg
    54121 cgacgccgcg tggacagctc caaccccacc accccgatag gcgcgccggt ttgcaacgca
    54181 gcgcccaacg ggtcgtcatc caaaagccgg accctgacat caagctgccg gtcttgcggc
    54241 gagctgacga accccggttt gcccgatacc atggacgccc aaggccaacc atcggaagtg
    54301 acgctgccca ggacgatgaa tggaagctgg ccaaagaact cccgatgctg atcgggcata
    54361 taggggcgga taaagtcccg acccacatgc tccatctttt cccgtttccc cacgcgcgac
    54421 tgcatggctc gctcacctgc gtgaaagggc gatctatcaa cggtggcaga aacactcatg
    54481 gcgaacctca cgtgtcggaa acaggggccg gttgcgccga ggcgcgaccg ggcaagcttg
    54541 gggtcaggcg gcgttcagac cagccgccgt gcgaggcatc ggcacaaagc cgtcgagagc
    54601 ctcgacattt gtcagcaggc gacgaacatt tgcatagggt tccagcgaca cgccgccctc
    54661 gggcgcgtgc gcggtgtagc tgtagatcgc gacatccgcg atggtaggcg cgtcgccgac
    54721 caaccaatcc cgcccttcca gatgcgcgtc cagctttccc aaaaccttgg cggcggtggc
    54781 atgtgtgaaa tccacgtcca gcggcgcgtt gaacacggtg ataagccgcg cggcagcagg
    54841 gccgaaggcg atctcgcctg cggcgagcgt caggaatttc tgcacctcgg cttcaagcac
    54901 cggatctgtt ggcagataag atggtgcata tttccgggcc agatagacca agatggcatt
    54961 gctgtcgctg acaaccacgt caccgtcttc cagtaccggc acctgccctg cggggttcaa
    55021 cgccaaaaac gcatcgccct tgtgttcacc tccgaccaga tcaacatcga tgacgtcgtg
    55081 cttgataccg gcaaggctgg cgaacagaac cgcgcggtgg gcatggccgg ataacgggaa
    55141 actgtgaatt cggatggtat tggacatctg gtaactcttt ctctgactga aggggttcgg
    55201 ctgaggatca gcatctggca ccagacataa attgatttta tcaaggcgat aatataccta
    55261 tctgatgaat tactatgaac acggcgtaga taatggatac aatccagggc atgagggcct
    55321 ttgcggccgt ggcagcgcat tcgtccttca ccgaaggcgc gcggcagatt ggcattagca
    55381 ccaagctggc cagcaagtat gtcggccaac tcgaggaccg cctgaacgcc cagctgttca
    55441 accgcaccac ccgcagcgtc accctaaccg atactggacg cgcctattac gaacgctgct
    55501 tgccgctgtt ggagcagttc gatgaactgg aaggccttgt ccagcaacgc caatccgaac
    55561 tggctggccg tatccggatc accgcaccaa ccgggttcgg gtcggcggaa ctgatccata
    55621 tgttgaaacc ctttcagacc gaacatgcaa aggtctcgat cgaactgcac ctgtcggatc
    55681 accatgtccc gatggtcgag gaaggctatg atctggctat tcggtttggc gtcctgaaag
    55741 actcgaatct tgtagcccgt aaactcatga atatgcggat cgtatgctgt gtgtcgccgg
    55801 gctatctggc agattacgga cccccgaaag accccgcggc actggcttcg cacaattgcc
    55861 tgttgcaaac caccggcagc aacatcgacc actggacctt caagggtccg gacggggagt
    55921 attcggttcc ggtgtctggc aatttccgcg caaactcgcc gcgcgccgtg gcccatatgg
    55981 ctgccgatgg gctggggatc ggacgcattc ctctgtacac tgcacagccg ttcctgaacg
    56041 cgggaaaact gcaacttata ttcgaagcgc aagaagcggt ttcgcttggc ctttatgccg
    56101 cctatccgca aaatcgccat ctaaccgcca gaatacgggc gttgatcgac tttctggcgg
    56161 cagagatgcg aggagcttga agctcgctta tctcaaatcc ccttgaggca cttaaatcaa
    56221 tacatttgct atggttgcca aatcacctac ctatctatag ataggtgacg caatcagcgt
    56281 ttctttccaa gagttttaac ccctgtactt ctcagctgaa aggatcgttt ccatggaact
    56341 caactcggac ttctcttccc gcgtcgttgt tcactctgat cagcttgagt ggcaggcctc
    56401 gcccatgacg ggcgtggatc ggcgcatgtt ggacaggatc gggggcgagg tcgcccgcgc
    56461 taccactatc gtgcgcttcg cgccaggcag tcagttctcg gcccacactc atacgggagg
    56521 tgaggagttc atcgtgctgg acggcgtatt tcaggacgaa cacggaattt ccctgccggg
    56581 acctatgtgc gcaacccgcc gaccagccag catacgccgg gctcgaaacc cgactgcacc
    56641 atcttcgtca aactctggca gttcgacatg gacgaccgca cccagtttca caaaaaaatg
    56701 gaggatgagt tggccgccgc agtgaatggc gtagccgcta cgatccttca caaggacaca
    56761 cgcgacgagg tcacctaaag ccacctgggc gcgggcgcgg ccctgacttc caacgcacct
    56821 ggtggaattg aattgctggt tatcgacggg tcaatcacca ccgaaggcga ccaactgaaa
    56881 aagaacggct tgttacctct tccccaaggc caagccctgt cggccatagc aggcccagat
    56941 ggggcgaagg tctggatgaa aaccgggtac ctacgctatg cccgcgcact gcagatccag
    57001 gtgattgcat tcacttgctc gggaaataca aaaccgggct gcagtctgac agactaaaag
    57061 gctcgcatcg aaacggaaaa ggcatgaagc cgcatggtca ccgacaccaa aaccgctttg
    57121 ctggacgttg cggaacgcgc cgcccgcgcg tgcgggtttg acgggttcag ctacgctgat
    57181 ctggccgagg ccatcagcat ccgcaaagcg tcgctctact tatcattttc ccaccaaggc
    57241 cacgctgacc gccgagctga taaacagata ccatgcgaag cctgaggcag aatgccggga
    57301 aaccgaagcc acccacgaca ccggggccga acgcttgcga gcgctgatcc ggctatatcg
    57361 agatgcctga acgacggcaa aaccctgtgc ctgtgtgtgt cgctgatcag cagtcgcgaa
    57421 agtctgtcgg acgaggtcat cgaaaagacc aaaagtttcc gtgccatgat ggcggggcgg
    57481 atcgaggcgg tctttgcact cggaactaca gacaagtcga tctcaggcgt cgcacatccg
    57541 acctcggaag ctagcgctgc tggaaggggc gcacctgtcc gcccgcgctg aagagagtgt
    57601 gcagaccttt gacgaggccg tggtcgtgct gaaatcccgc tgttgatgcc gcttccgcgt
    57661 taagcgctat ttcttaccgg ccacgatccg atcaagaata agcgcacaga acaggatcgc
    57721 aagaccagcc agaatgccct gccccgccgc cgcgtattgc agcgcctcca aaacatcttc
    57781 gcccagcccc ttggctccga tcagcgaggc aacgacgacc atggccagcg acatcagaat
    57841 ggtctggttc acacccgcca tgatggtctt gtgcgccagc ggcagatcca cgcgccacaa
    57901 caggtatcgt ggtgtagcgc cgaatgccat cgcagcctca cgcacggttt cgggcacctg
    57961 ttgcaggccc agaacggtga aacggattac cggagggctg ccgaaaatca tggtggcaac
    58021 cacgcccgcc ggtttgcccg acccgatgaa tgccaccacc gggatcagat agacgaagga
    58081 cggcatcgac tgcatgaaat ccagaatggg ccgcacgatg gcaaaggcac gcggacgacg
    58141 ggcacaatag attcccagcg gaatgcctaa tgtaatcgag atcagcgccg ccgcccccag
    58201 cagcgcaatc gtggtcatcg ccttttccca gaaatccagc aaacccagat aggccagcgc
    58261 cgccccggtg aagatcgcta cgcgcgctcc ggcggacagg taggccagca tgatgatcac
    58321 cagcgccacg actggccagg gggtatcgac aagaaccacc tcgatccaat ccagaagggt
    58381 gcgcattcca taggtcagcc cgtcgaaaaa gccacgaccg gcagttttgg tccattcgaa
    58441 cactgcctgc acgccgtcgc ctacgtttag acgccagtcg cggttggtcg gaaaggtctt
    58501 cagcactgcc agggcatcag gttgcgcaaa cttgatcatc gacaggatca cgaccactcc
    58561 ggtcaaggcc gaggcaacga tcagtcgggg caacgaccat ccatgcgcaa cgctcgggtc
    58621 cgagcgccag cgtgcgaact ggccctcaag cgtccagttg gccagcgacg ccgcgagaaa
    58681 cttgactgct agcagcagga tgatcccgat cgcgagatag gtcaggccgg ttgagtccgc
    58741 gcttttggcg gcgtcctgcg ctccggccag ggcaccctcc agcgactctg ccgcacgttt
    58801 cagggactcc agcgacgcgg ccccggattg ttctgccgcc gcgatctgtt gacgccgcaa
    58861 ctcaagtgtc tgctcaatct gctctgcccg ttcgcggaac tcacgtccca gatcgccaaa
    58921 caggccaagt ccgatctgga tgtaggccaa cgtttccagc agcaagaacc ccagaaacca
    58981 cgaccagagc cccctggccc cgaaccagat tggccccagg agcgctgccg ccttgttcag
    59041 agtgaagcga tagcctggcg cctgcatcat ataggcaaaa gttttctggt agtaggattg
    59101 cccctgcccc acgaaatctc cgatcaggcc atttaggcgg tcggcggttt ccggttggat
    59161 ctgttgcata tcaacatgtt tcatagcggt ccccttatgc ctggctgtct tgaatcgcgc
    59221 ggattaggcc cgcacggttg atcacaccca cggtcttgcc gtcctgcgtc accgccacga
    59281 ctccgtggcc gtccacacaa aggttcatca gatctgacag atccatatcc ggatgggcct
    59341 ctttcgcgtc gtcgggcact tcgccgtgat gcgcttcgaa ctcgtcgacc ggtttcatca
    59401 ctgcatgagc gaagatcatg ttgagcttgg agattcccgc cacgaaatcc gccacataat
    59461 cgtcggcggg attgaggatg atctcttccg gtgtgccgat ctgcacgatg cgcccgtcct
    59521 tcatgatcgc aatgcgatgg ccgatgcgga tcgcttcgtc gaggtcatgg gtgatgaaca
    59581 ttgtggtctt gttcagcttg tggctcagat ccatgaactg atcctgcaac tgcttgcgga
    59641 tcagtgggtc gagcgccgag aacggctcat ccatcagcaa aatctccggg tcggcagcga
    59701 tggcccgggc cagacccacg cgctgctgca tcccgcccga cagctcatgg gcgtatttat
    59761 cctcccagcc gtttagctcg accagttcca acacccggtc ggcttcttcc caacgacggg
    59821 ctttgcctgt gccacgtatt tccagcggca tcgcaacgtt gtcacgcaca gtacggtggg
    59881 gcatcaggcc gaagttttgg aacaccattg cgacacggcg gttacgcagg tcgcgcaggc
    59941 cctcatcatt caggcccatc acatcatcac cgtccagata gatatgacca tcggtcggct
    60001 ccagcagacg gttcacatgg cgtacaaggg tcgatttgcc cgagcctgac aggcccatga
    60061 cacagaacag ctcaccccgt tcgatctcga aacttgcatc ggccactcca acaacgcagt
    60121 tgaagcgatc cagcacctcg gccttgctca gtccttcact gtggatggcg ttcaaagcct
    60181 cttgcgaccg tgcgccgaat actttccaaa cgccttttgc atcgattgcg atttccgctg
    60241 tcatatcggc cccaccgctg ttgattgtgt tgagtggtgc ccccggaaac ccgggggcaa
    60301 attggcttta gttggtggtc aggcccagcc agccgtcgat cgtgtcgcca ttggcggcga
    60361 tccattcggc cacgacctca tcggtgtcac ggcccttgac cacaacctcg taggtcaaac
    60421 cgctcagctc acccgcatcc atgtcgatat tggctaagaa cgaagccgcc gccgggttgc
    60481 gctgctccag cgatttcgaa tgcgcaactg tcacggtttt gaccggctcg ccagtgctga
    60541 catgcgattt gttgtaccag tccgcgtcct gatccggctg caccattttg taggtagccg
    60601 cgtcatgctc gggctcttcc agaatagtca cgtcatataa cgcatggacg taatgcggcg
    60661 catagcagta gaaggccgcg cctttctgct ggtcgatctg atccttcagc cgcgaataga
    60721 acacggtttc atcttcggta gtcggcgtca gaaaggtctc tatcccgtaa tcacgcaccc
    60781 gtaccttgaa cgtgttggtt gaggcccagc cggatgcac
//
