# Supplementary material for: Decoding coral resistance to eutrophication through the association of hyper‑efficient denitrifiers as key microbial allies
Source: Nat Commun. 2026 May 19;17:3938. doi: 10.1038/s41467-026-72571-w (PMC13187470; doi:10.1038/s41467-026-72571-w)
Supplement: Supplementary file 21 — Source Data [file 41467_2026_72571_MOESM21_ESM.zip › Source Data/FigureS6/AD5_denitrification.gbk]

LOCUS       contig00005            61677 bp    DNA              UNK 01-JAN-1980
DEFINITION  Genus species strain strain.
ACCESSION   contig00005
VERSION     contig00005
KEYWORDS    .
SOURCE      .
  ORGANISM  .
            .
FEATURES             Location/Qualifiers
     CDS             680..1120
                     /gene="ribH2"
                     /locus_tag="AD5_03774"
                     /EC_number="2.5.1.78"
                     /inference="ab initio prediction:Prodigal:002006"
                     /inference="similar to AA sequence:UniProtKB:Q2YKV1"
                     /codon_start=1
                     /transl_table=11
                     /product="6,7-dimethyl-8-ribityllumazine synthase 2"
                     /translation="MTHTRYAFVKANWHSDIVDRALDGFLELIPADQVDVFDVPGAFEM
                     PLLARDLAQTGRYAAVACAAFVVDGGIYRHDFVAQTVVDGLMRAGLDSGVPVLSVSLTP
                     HQYQETDHHNAIYRAHFIEKGREAAHAALKIAATRATVAQAA"
     gene            680..1120
                     /locus_tag="AD5_03774"
                     /gene="ribH2"
     CDS             1232..2332
                     /gene="aroC"
                     /locus_tag="AD5_03775"
                     /EC_number="4.2.3.5"
                     /inference="ab initio prediction:Prodigal:002006"
                     /inference="similar to AA sequence:UniProtKB:P12008"
                     /codon_start=1
                     /transl_table=11
                     /product="Chorismate synthase"
                     /db_xref="COG:COG0082"
                     /translation="MSMNSFGHLFRVTTWGESHGPALGATIDGCPPGVTIDEGMIQHWL
                     DKRKPGQNKFTTQRREPDQVKILSGVFEGQTTGTPVQLMIENTDQRSKDYGDIMDKFRP
                     GHADITYWQKYGIRDYRGGGRSSARETASRVAAGGLAREAIQQIAPNVQITGYMTQIGP
                     HKIDRANFDWSQIEQNPFWTPDAKAAEDWAAYLDELRKSGNSVGAVVEVVARGVPAGLG
                     APVYAKLDTDLAAAMMSINAVKGVEIGEGMDAAELTGEANADEIFMGQDGPQYSSNHAG
                     GILGGISTGQDVVVRFAVKPTSSILTTRKTITKSGEETKIITKGRHDPCVGIRAVPVGE
                     AMMACVILDHLLLHRGQIGENRGRIG"
     gene            1232..2332
                     /locus_tag="AD5_03775"
                     /gene="aroC"
     CDS             2370..2978
                     /gene="yedJ"
                     /locus_tag="AD5_03776"
                     /inference="ab initio prediction:Prodigal:002006"
                     /inference="similar to AA sequence:UniProtKB:P46144"
                     /codon_start=1
                     /transl_table=11
                     /product="putative protein YedJ"
                     /db_xref="COG:COG1418"
                     /translation="MQTDPAHDLAHLDRVWVNAQAIADDEANPRVLLAACYLHDLINLS
                     KDDPDRHLASMRSAAESEPILEEFGYSTTEIGAVQHAIAAHSFSANIPPETPEARILRD
                     ADRLDALGAIGIARNFSVSGALGRTLYDPSDPFAENRLPNDLIFSIDHWQIKLLRLPND
                     MLTEKGRAIAQDRAARMMRFLKDLSEEIGAQLPLDWSNL"
     gene            2370..2978
                     /locus_tag="AD5_03776"
                     /gene="yedJ"
     CDS             3033..3968
                     /gene="cntI_2"
                     /locus_tag="AD5_03777"
                     /inference="ab initio prediction:Prodigal:002006"
                     /inference="similar to AA sequence:UniProtKB:Q9HUX6"
                     /codon_start=1
                     /transl_table=11
                     /product="Pseudopaline exporter CntI"
                     /translation="MAKSLTSHRPALAVALKLSALVLFTTMSALVKALSDDFPPGEMVF
                     FRSLFAIPVIIAWLVWRGELVHGFVVKKPMGHFWRGVLGTSAMGLTFTGLSLLPLPEVT
                     AIGYATPIFTLILAAIMLGERIRMIRIGAVALGLVGVLIMIWPRLGSGTAETAATIGAL
                     CVLAATVARAFVQIHIRQLVQVDHPAAIVFYFSLTATLLSGLTVFWGWVIPTWEQAALL
                     VTIGLIGGVAQILVTSSYKFGQASMLAPYDYTTMLFAIVIGYFWFDELPTLVMLGGAAL
                     VIAGNVVVILRERQLGLDRTKARSATDPKA"
     gene            3033..3968
                     /locus_tag="AD5_03777"
                     /gene="cntI_2"
     CDS             4027..4626
                     /gene="cobO"
                     /locus_tag="AD5_03778"
                     /EC_number="2.5.1.17"
                     /inference="ab initio prediction:Prodigal:002006"
                     /inference="similar to AA sequence:UniProtKB:P29930"
                     /codon_start=1
                     /transl_table=11
                     /product="Corrinoid adenosyltransferase"
                     /translation="MSDAQNHKEKMQEVQAKHRKKVSEAVDPGRGLVLINTGKGKGKSS
                     AAFGVVIRALGWGQKVAVVQFIKGKWKTGERRFFEGRDLVTWHTMGEGFTWDTQDRERD
                     IAAATSAFNKACDLMKSGDYDLVVLDEINIALRYEYLSVDTVIEGLQTRSDKTSVFLTG
                     RDAPQALRDYADLVTEMNVEKHPFQAGIKAQRGVDF"
     gene            4027..4626
                     /locus_tag="AD5_03778"
                     /gene="cobO"
     CDS             complement(4623..4832)
                     /locus_tag="AD5_03779"
                     /inference="ab initio prediction:Prodigal:002006"
                     /codon_start=1
                     /transl_table=11
                     /product="hypothetical protein"
                     /translation="MRDRFEELMADPCCASCDCDALTSEVAAYLDHKTCNAERCRALEE
                     RSAATMYAVRRDSMRALNEGGARA"
     gene            complement(4623..4832)
                     /locus_tag="AD5_03779"
     CDS             complement(5101..5466)
                     /locus_tag="AD5_03780"
                     /inference="ab initio prediction:Prodigal:002006"
                     /codon_start=1
                     /transl_table=11
                     /product="hypothetical protein"
                     /translation="MSLRFVTRSVHAYLDYPVAIALMVLPFVLGLGQSNPLALWLSVVT
                     GIAAFLLTVLTDHHLGIWRVVPYKFHLAVDLLVGVTFLLAPSLFGFSGLDALFYWVNGA
                     AVVVVISLSAPEQSAIA"
     gene            complement(5101..5466)
                     /locus_tag="AD5_03780"
     CDS             complement(5578..6528)
                     /locus_tag="AD5_03781"
                     /inference="ab initio prediction:Prodigal:002006"
                     /inference="similar to AA sequence:ISfinder:IS4811"
                     /codon_start=1
                     /transl_table=11
                     /product="IS5 family transposase IS4811"
                     /db_xref="COG:COG3039"
                     /translation="MLDLLSDILTRLSLRGTFYFRTSFTPPFGIQVPGFENVARFHFVQ
                     RGELKVHLPTTGETLRLRQGDLILIPHGAPHALLCNEVKPYDALPLEQVLELTGYKGDG
                     VLVYGGEEDERDTQLICGHFSFTGPAGRNGTGHMLIDRLPPFILIENYGEEAGAWIEAT
                     LRMIGSEVSGARIGGDLIALKLSEVLFAQAIRAYLEHQSPHDAALAGFADPRISRALTA
                     FHQSPAQEWSVAMLAREAAMSRTAFAQLFSQKMGTTPMQYLTDWRMQIACHGLTENRWN
                     VADAAAEVGYASEAAFSRVFKKQVGLSPAAYRAMH"
     gene            complement(5578..6528)
                     /locus_tag="AD5_03781"
     CDS             complement(6645..7511)
                     /gene="ilvE_2"
                     /locus_tag="AD5_03782"
                     /EC_number="2.6.1.42"
                     /inference="ab initio prediction:Prodigal:002006"
                     /inference="similar to AA sequence:UniProtKB:O86428"
                     /codon_start=1
                     /transl_table=11
                     /product="Branched-chain-amino-acid aminotransferase"
                     /db_xref="COG:COG0115"
                     /translation="MAGYDDRDGVIWMDGELVPWREANVHILSHAMHYASSVFEGERAY
                     NGKIFKSREHSERLIASAEALDMPMPYSVDEIEAAKEEALKASGLQDAYVRALVWRGSG
                     EDMGVASAKNPVRMAIAVWPWGAYYGDAKMQGAKLDIAEWKRPSPETIPVHAKAAGLYM
                     ICTISKHKAEAKGCSDALFMDYNGNVAEATGANVFFVQDGEVHTPLADCFLNGITRQTV
                     IQMLKDKGITVHERRIRPEEMADFEQCWLTGTAAEVTPVGQIGDYTFEVGDLTREIAED
                     YEKLVRA"
     gene            complement(6645..7511)
                     /locus_tag="AD5_03782"
                     /gene="ilvE_2"
     CDS             7670..8182
                     /locus_tag="AD5_03783"
                     /inference="ab initio prediction:Prodigal:002006"
                     /codon_start=1
                     /transl_table=11
                     /product="hypothetical protein"
                     /translation="MTDIRPAPVFGGESLLFLTDEQLRQGIEAMFFAYRGFTADPDRIL
                     TELAYGRAHHRAIHFINRAPGTTVNNLLAILGVTKQSLNRVLRSLIEDGLVESRVGTVD
                     KRERHLFLTDKGKALEAKLSDAQRARMRAAYKDAGPEAVAGFRKVLEAMMDADMRRAYT
                     KLRDTTS"
     gene            7670..8182
                     /locus_tag="AD5_03783"
     CDS             8179..8880
                     /gene="ompR_5"
                     /locus_tag="AD5_03784"
                     /inference="ab initio prediction:Prodigal:002006"
                     /inference="similar to AA sequence:UniProtKB:P0AA16"
                     /codon_start=1
                     /transl_table=11
                     /product="Transcriptional regulatory protein OmpR"
                     /translation="MSEMDAHLLIVDDDERIRDLLKKFLMRSGFLVTAARDAAHARRVL
                     SGLDFDLIVLDVMMPGEDGVSLTRSLRDTHSTPILLLTAKGETEHRIAGLEAGADDYLA
                     KPFEPKELLLRINAILRRMPETPAQDTAAKILHLGPIRYDIERGEMWQGEDPVRLTATE
                     SQLMKIFSAQPGEPISRAKLVEDLGRDKGQAQERAVDVQITRLRRKLEQDPKQPRYLQT
                     VRGAGYMLAPD"
     gene            8179..8880
                     /locus_tag="AD5_03784"
                     /gene="ompR_5"
     CDS             8950..9876
                     /gene="hdaH"
                     /locus_tag="AD5_03785"
                     /EC_number="3.5.1.-"
                     /inference="ab initio prediction:Prodigal:002006"
                     /inference="similar to AA sequence:UniProtKB:Q70I53"
                     /codon_start=1
                     /transl_table=11
                     /product="Histone deacetylase-like amidohydrolase"
                     /translation="MKTALLTHADCLHHVTPEGHPERVARLEHILHALEGLDLQRVTAP
                     LAADDDLLRVHPQNHISDILDHRPPDGFKQIDGDTFMSPGSVDAAYRAAGAVVRAVDLV
                     LTGEAPNAFCAIRPPGHHAETETAMGFCLFGNAALAAKHALDHHGLNRVAVVDFDVHHG
                     NGTQDLLWDEKRALVITSQQMPLWPGSGRPDETGAYETVLNIPLAPGTGGAEMRAAYEA
                     QAFPRLRAFRPELIIISAGFDAHQDDPLANLNWSTGDFAWITAELCKIADEVCDGRIVS
                     TLEGGYDLNALAEATRAHVEELIKAAR"
     gene            8950..9876
                     /locus_tag="AD5_03785"
                     /gene="hdaH"
     CDS             9873..10115
                     /gene="xseB"
                     /locus_tag="AD5_03786"
                     /EC_number="3.1.11.6"
                     /inference="ab initio prediction:Prodigal:002006"
                     /inference="protein motif:HAMAP:MF_00337"
                     /codon_start=1
                     /transl_table=11
                     /product="Exodeoxyribonuclease 7 small subunit"
                     /translation="MTDTPVEQMTFEQAMKELEAVVGQLERGDVALDQSIALYERGAAL
                     KKRCEDELKRAEEKVAAITLDAGGQPTGTTPVEGQ"
     gene            9873..10115
                     /locus_tag="AD5_03786"
                     /gene="xseB"
     CDS             10116..10982
                     /locus_tag="AD5_03787"
                     /EC_number="2.5.1.10"
                     /inference="ab initio prediction:Prodigal:002006"
                     /inference="similar to AA sequence:UniProtKB:Q08291"
                     /codon_start=1
                     /transl_table=11
                     /product="Farnesyl diphosphate synthase"
                     /translation="MFREKLAQDAALIQSHFDLVLSALDELDVTRAMTYATQGGKRLRG
                     FLVLESARLLGVGTARAIWPATGIEALHAYSLVHDDLPCMDDDDLRRGRPTVHVKWDEG
                     TAVLAGDALQTLAFELCARPEVGNAEIRAELALTLAKASGAQGMVLGQALDIAAETAAE
                     PLTLDEITHLQAGKTGALIEWSACTGARLAQADPTPLRQYAQALGLAFQIADDILDVEG
                     DAEKAGKRLQKDAEAGKATFVSLLGLDAARSRAIELVEQACAALDEHGSAAETLKQAAR
                     FVIARDS"
     gene            10116..10982
                     /locus_tag="AD5_03787"
     CDS             10997..12925
                     /gene="dxs_2"
                     /locus_tag="AD5_03788"
                     /EC_number="2.2.1.7"
                     /inference="ab initio prediction:Prodigal:002006"
                     /inference="similar to AA sequence:UniProtKB:Q9KGU7"
                     /codon_start=1
                     /transl_table=11
                     /product="1-deoxy-D-xylulose-5-phosphate synthase"
                     /db_xref="COG:COG1154"
                     /translation="MSDRPNTPLLDLVSRPADLKQFSDAQLHQVAHELRAETISAVSVT
                     GGHLGAGLGVVELTTALHAVFDTPRDKIIWDVGHQCYPHKILTERRDRIRTLRTKDGLS
                     GFTKRSESAYDPFGAAHSSTSISAALGFAVARDLGGVTPEGLGDAIAVIGDGSMSAGMA
                     FEAMNNAGHLKKRLIVILNDNEMSIAPPVGALSNYLSRIYAEEPFHDLKAAAKGAVSLL
                     PEPFREGAKRAKDMLKGMAMGGTLFEELGFSYLGPIDGHDLDQLLPVLRAVKAKASGPI
                     LIHVLTKKGKGYAPAEQARDKGHATAKFDVVTGEQKKAPSNAPSYTSVFGKTLVDEAAR
                     DDKIVAVTAAMPDGTGLNLFAERYPSRCFDVAIAEQHGVTFSAALAAGGMKPFCAMYST
                     FLQRGYDQVVHDVAIQRLPVRFAIDRAGLVGADGATHAGSFDIAYMANLPGMVVMAAAD
                     EAELMHMVATAVAHDDGPIAFRYPRGEGAGVDLPERGEVLEIGKGRLIQKGARVALLSF
                     GTRLAEVQKAAEALSARGIKPTIADARFAKPLDRDLILDLAANHEALITIEEGAIGGFG
                     SHVAQLLADEGMFDEGLKYRSMVLPDIFIDQASPADMYAVAGMNAEQIEAKVLSVLGVA
                     TIGEKRA"
     gene            10997..12925
                     /locus_tag="AD5_03788"
                     /gene="dxs_2"
     CDS             13066..13575
                     /gene="napF"
                     /locus_tag="AD5_03789"
                     /inference="ab initio prediction:Prodigal:002006"
                     /inference="similar to AA sequence:UniProtKB:P0AAL0"
                     /codon_start=1
                     /transl_table=11
                     /product="Ferredoxin-type protein NapF"
                     /db_xref="COG:COG1145"
                     /translation="MNKLASRRAFLKGKVLREDTSAIHPPGAVTEFLELCTQCDECREA
                     CPEDIIRFDAQGWPVVQLDAGPCTFCGDCANACPTGALNPEHVADWPWRAAVSASCLSM
                     NGVSCRVCQDVCDQNAIRFRLQTGGRAEPKLDTDICTGCGACASACPAGSVSFERHTPP
                     AQEVAL"
     gene            13066..13575
                     /locus_tag="AD5_03789"
                     /gene="napF"
     CDS             13572..13844
                     /gene="napD"
                     /locus_tag="AD5_03790"
                     /inference="ab initio prediction:Prodigal:002006"
                     /inference="protein motif:HAMAP:MF_02200"
                     /codon_start=1
                     /transl_table=11
                     /product="Chaperone NapD"
                     /translation="MNICGCLVHVTPETTQSAQAAIASTNGAEVHAASEDGRIVVVVED
                     TPEKMASETIMDLHQIPGVISLTLTYHHFEDLAETRPHLNASRQI"
     gene            13572..13844
                     /locus_tag="AD5_03790"
                     /gene="napD"
     CDS             13862..16354
                     /gene="napA_3"
                     /locus_tag="AD5_03791"
                     /EC_number="1.9.6.1"
                     /inference="ab initio prediction:Prodigal:002006"
                     /inference="similar to AA sequence:UniProtKB:P33937"
                     /codon_start=1
                     /transl_table=11
                     /product="Periplasmic nitrate reductase"
                     /db_xref="COG:COG0243"
                     /translation="MTISESRRTFLKSTAAAATASAAGLPLATGQASAQVGNPDIRWDK
                     AACRFCGTGCSVLVGTKDGRVVATQGDPDAPVNRGLNCIKGYFLSKIMYGKDRLTTPML
                     RKTNGEYDKNGEFEPVSWDEAFDVMAAKWKEALAKKGPTSVGMFGSGQWTVWEGYAAAK
                     LMKAGFRSNNIDPNARHCMASAVVGFMRTFGIDEPMGCYDDFEHADTFVLWGSNMAEMH
                     PILWSRLTDTRLTKPGSEVHVLSTYEHRSFELADNGMVFAPQTDLAILNYIANYIIQNG
                     AVNEEFVNKHVNITKTATDIGYGLRDNNPLQEEAENPNSGKMEPISFEEYAEAVSEYTL
                     EYTSELSGVPAAQLERLAQQYADPNRKVMSLWTMGFNQHTRGSWVNSLMYNVHLLVGKI
                     SEPGNSPFSLTGQPSACGTAREVGTFAHRLPADMVVANDKHREICETAWKIPAGTIPPK
                     PGFHAVLQHRKLKDGDLNAYWVQCTNNMQAAPNINEEGYPGYRNPENFIAVSDPYPTVT
                     ALSADLILPTAMWVEKEGAYGNAERRTQFWRQQVKAPGEAKSDLWQLMEFSKRFTVEEV
                     WGEELLATMPEHRGKTMYDVLFANGTIDKFPLSETAEGFDNDESEHFGYYVQKGLFEEY
                     AEFGRGHAHDLAPFETYHQARGLRWPVVDGKETLYRFREGYDPYVPEGEDVKFYGHKDG
                     KAKIIFAPYEPAPEVPDEEFNLWLCTGRVLEHWHSGSMTRRVPELHRSYPAAVVYMHPD
                     DARDRGLRRGQEIVLSTRRGEVNSRVETRGRNKVPRGLVFMPWFDEGQLTNKLTLDATC
                     PLSKETDFKKCACKVERA"
     gene            13862..16354
                     /locus_tag="AD5_03791"
                     /gene="napA_3"
     CDS             16382..17200
                     /gene="napG"
                     /locus_tag="AD5_03792"
                     /inference="ab initio prediction:Prodigal:002006"
                     /inference="similar to AA sequence:UniProtKB:P0AAL3"
                     /codon_start=1
                     /transl_table=11
                     /product="Ferredoxin-type protein NapG"
                     /db_xref="COG:COG1145"
                     /translation="MSRVGTPLSPQRRRFLQDSARAAGGCVAAGSLLAWLARDARALPA
                     EALRPPGALPEKDFLSACIRCGLCVRECPYDTLKLAELGVDAVATGTPYFTARDIPCEM
                     CDDIPCVAACPTGALDPGLDNIDDAKMGVAVLVDQENCLNFFGLRCDVCYRVCPVIDEA
                     ITLETEHNARSGSHAIFIPTVHADHCTGCGVCEKSCVLPEAAIKVLPARLARGSSADHY
                     RKGWEEKEAKGAPVVEGIIDLPDRLPGPGTDNLVAPGGFEPSFKLPEVTQ"
     gene            16382..17200
                     /locus_tag="AD5_03792"
                     /gene="napG"
     CDS             17197..18108
                     /gene="napH"
                     /locus_tag="AD5_03793"
                     /inference="ab initio prediction:Prodigal:002006"
                     /inference="similar to AA sequence:UniProtKB:P33934"
                     /codon_start=1
                     /transl_table=11
                     /product="Ferredoxin-type protein NapH"
                     /db_xref="COG:COG0348"
                     /translation="MTVRTNMPLGHEAIAAKGWLSAHKYLLLRRASQVFFLVLFLLGPW
                     FGLWIVQGTLAGSLTLGVLPLTDPFVFLQSLIAGHWPELTAAIGAVIVLVTYALVGGRV
                     YCSWVCPINPVTDGAHWLHRKLGLQKGWQPKRGTRLWIMATVLVVSGLSGAIAWELVNP
                     ITMLHRGLIFGMGFVWAMVAAIFLFDLLVSRHGWCGHVCPVGAFYGLVGSKAMLRVSAA
                     NRNACDDCMDCYAVCPENHVISPALKGKDNPLILSPDCTNCGRCIDVCAEDVFKFTHRF
                     DALTVAPPESTAAPQPRASRPF"
     gene            17197..18108
                     /locus_tag="AD5_03793"
                     /gene="napH"
     CDS             18121..18555
                     /gene="napB"
                     /locus_tag="AD5_03794"
                     /inference="ab initio prediction:Prodigal:002006"
                     /inference="similar to AA sequence:UniProtKB:P0ABL3"
                     /codon_start=1
                     /transl_table=11
                     /product="Periplasmic nitrate reductase, electron transfer
                     subunit"
                     /db_xref="COG:COG3043"
                     /translation="MKKPILVGLALIPPLLLGGLALAQSAGVNSLRGAEVDEPAVLDQV
                     HRTVEGRMQRNYRQQPPLIPHSIEQYQIDLRTNQCLSCHDWTKAGERNAPTLSMTHYLD
                     REGRELDQIAGTRYFCNQCHVPQADALPLVDNTFEPSSGN"
     gene            18121..18555
                     /locus_tag="AD5_03794"
                     /gene="napB"
     CDS             18582..19286
                     /gene="napC"
                     /locus_tag="AD5_03795"
                     /inference="ab initio prediction:Prodigal:002006"
                     /inference="similar to AA sequence:UniProtKB:P0ABL5"
                     /codon_start=1
                     /transl_table=11
                     /product="Cytochrome c-type protein NapC"
                     /db_xref="COG:COG3005"
                     /translation="MSDSQEKQGLIRRLWTWFWSPIAVLSVGFTLLAGFLAGILFWGGF
                     HWALELTNTEEFCVSCHTMETNLGEYRETVHYNNDSGVRAICSDCHVPDEWNHKIKAKI
                     MAVKDVYHELAGTISTKEKYEDHRLSMASAVWKKMKESDSRECRNCHNFDYMDFTLQET
                     RAASEHQRAIDTGMTCIDCHQGIAHSLPPNYLETYEKIAKEVDGEVLQEHAAASGDDIR
                     AFLNKSSEQGGD"
     gene            18582..19286
                     /locus_tag="AD5_03795"
                     /gene="napC"
     CDS             19288..19545
                     /locus_tag="AD5_03796"
                     /inference="ab initio prediction:Prodigal:002006"
                     /codon_start=1
                     /transl_table=11
                     /product="hypothetical protein"
                     /translation="MLEILGTIGGNVLGLPGILGLALGMMTRQYWLGALMGGLVGLIAP
                     LLFAGWQISHVGTIALLIAIIVGLCAGSLGTAIRRKGATV"
     gene            19288..19545
                     /locus_tag="AD5_03796"
     CDS             complement(19579..20370)
                     /locus_tag="AD5_03797"
                     /inference="ab initio prediction:Prodigal:002006"
                     /codon_start=1
                     /transl_table=11
                     /product="hypothetical protein"
                     /translation="MVHNCRLWHSVEQGWTDRAHAPAGNNRGILLSHEAQKAIARQSLL
                     LRSLPEQHVETLLSHAIWRQYDRGETIFLQEEKAQAIHVVLEGWVKLFRMTPTGAEAVV
                     SVFKRGDSFGEAVALRNVPYPVSAEAVSACDVMHIPSPILISLMREDPEIGISILAATF
                     THLHSLVAQLEQLKAQTGAQRVAEFLLNLCDSDKGGCEVLLPYDKMLIAGRLGMKPESL
                     SRAFSRLKAVGVKINRNHAEISDIALLRDYAESDPAENWGR"
     gene            complement(19579..20370)
                     /locus_tag="AD5_03797"
     CDS             20466..21689
                     /gene="hemA_2"
                     /locus_tag="AD5_03798"
                     /EC_number="2.3.1.37"
                     /inference="ab initio prediction:Prodigal:002006"
                     /inference="similar to AA sequence:UniProtKB:P18079"
                     /codon_start=1
                     /transl_table=11
                     /product="5-aminolevulinate synthase"
                     /db_xref="COG:COG0156"
                     /translation="MDYERYFSQSLSDLRDEGNYRVFIDLQRRCGSFPNARQTDGSVQR
                     NVRIWCSNDYLGMGQHPSVIDAMHDALDRCGAGAGGTRNISGTTHDHVLLEAELADLHG
                     KEAALLFTSGYVSNWAALGTLAAKIPGLIVFSDALNHASMIEGIRHSRAQKVIWKHNDL
                     DDLETKLAAADPDAPKMIAFESVYSMDGDIAPIKEICDLADKYGAMTYLDEVHAVGLYG
                     ARGGGIAEREGLMDRLTVIEGTLGKAFGVVGGYIAASAALCDFVRSFASGFIFTTALPP
                     SIAAGAAASIRHLKQSNAERDLQKARVSQVRARLDAEGIPHIPNPSHIIPVMVGDPVKC
                     KFISDTLLEEFGIYIQPINYPTVPKGTERLRITPSPVHTDEDIEHLVGALSTLWQRCQI
                     ARMPMAAQ"
     gene            20466..21689
                     /locus_tag="AD5_03798"
                     /gene="hemA_2"
     CDS             complement(21749..22036)
                     /locus_tag="AD5_03799"
                     /inference="ab initio prediction:Prodigal:002006"
                     /codon_start=1
                     /transl_table=11
                     /product="hypothetical protein"
                     /translation="MPAAPSFPKYWRRALHNSLTRAWLTLLVLSVASALLTVLPIPPAV
                     LAGCILVLALAKCRVILACYLDLVNSPAWLRGVTMVLTGFAIIVFALYLI"
     gene            complement(21749..22036)
                     /locus_tag="AD5_03799"
     CDS             complement(22042..22590)
                     /gene="ctaE_2"
                     /locus_tag="AD5_03800"
                     /EC_number="1.9.3.1"
                     /inference="ab initio prediction:Prodigal:002006"
                     /inference="similar to AA sequence:UniProtKB:Q9AEL8"
                     /codon_start=1
                     /transl_table=11
                     /product="Cytochrome c oxidase subunit 3"
                     /db_xref="COG:COG1845"
                     /translation="MSDASLIDELPGELLMWVLIISELLVFGAGLIAFMGVRLTDPTGF
                     AEAQSHLYRTGAALNTVVLVTSGYLAAQALQWRKIARRGVARMALITAAALGVVFLIIK
                     GAEYAGKAAQGITHETHPFFLFYYLLTGFHAAHVLAGVGILLLVAWRDDPRNIEAGAQF
                     WHMVDLVWILLFPVIYLLG"
     gene            complement(22042..22590)
                     /locus_tag="AD5_03800"
                     /gene="ctaE_2"
     CDS             complement(22587..24509)
                     /locus_tag="AD5_03801"
                     /inference="ab initio prediction:Prodigal:002006"
                     /codon_start=1
                     /transl_table=11
                     /product="hypothetical protein"
                     /translation="MVRIDFEPWEPEETIGKLWHTLASRLDAPEVHDGAAVDLSEVAGR
                     LAVLFRGLGGSPGVELRPVSPEISRHRLGWRRRLATEAEMMPRASFDGEVLRLPDRLAV
                     FPAREANGALYVWLAAAAAHAGTRIDEDDPLRADLHALVAARQMVEAALHNAPGLRPLY
                     TELCKGVLYQRDISGLPPVEAAVEELVRHMLGDPAPLSPKAEHLLALDDDLTAPRSYQH
                     FRPVPLWPELRPVGFSEHNEVENPETEGPPEESGEKTHRARRRKSDQANRSDSFILHKF
                     EAILSWAEFLNINRRIDDDDPDNAKKAADDQEEIGLGQISKAPPTKLKLHLDLAPEDVN
                     RERLSGRVLYPEWDVRIGQYLPDHVNVLTSDAEIREDAAEFGKDPATARRIRAVKRQFE
                     ALRPGRVMTRGHLDGDQLDIEAAVRAQVDRCANGEGTERIWMQSRPEARDLAVSILLDV
                     SRSTESAVTGRAVIDIEREALAALAWGLNACGDDFAIHAFSSLKRQRVYVQRCKRFDEP
                     MGSLVEQRIASLRPGHYTRLGAAIRHCSADLASQSRKRRLLLIITDGKPNDLDHYEGRH
                     GIEDTCMAVREARRAGQSVFGVTIDKTGKSWFPRMFGQGGFAVIPDPHRLIMALPQIYR
                     QLVGA"
     gene            complement(22587..24509)
                     /locus_tag="AD5_03801"
     CDS             complement(24519..25328)
                     /gene="nirQ"
                     /locus_tag="AD5_03802"
                     /inference="ab initio prediction:Prodigal:002006"
                     /inference="similar to AA sequence:UniProtKB:Q02441"
                     /codon_start=1
                     /transl_table=11
                     /product="Denitrification regulatory protein NirQ"
                     /db_xref="COG:COG0714"
                     /translation="MDGSMKLNEGAANAPFYLAQSDECDVFTAAYNNDLPVLLKGPTGC
                     GKTRFVAHMAAKLGRPLYTVACHDDLAAADLIGRYLLKGGETVWVDGPLTRAVREGAIC
                     YLDEVVEARKDVTVVLHPLTDDRRILPIDRTGEELEAAPGFMLVASYNPGYQNILKTLK
                     PSTRQRLISLEFDFPSPEMEAEVVAQESGLPLERCKPLVRLAGKLRGLKGQDLEEGVST
                     RLVVYAATLIAQGMSTDRAILAAMIEPLTDDEDIKRGLLDLVTAVFG"
     gene            complement(24519..25328)
                     /locus_tag="AD5_03802"
                     /gene="nirQ"
     CDS             complement(25334..26701)
                     /gene="norB"
                     /locus_tag="AD5_03803"
                     /EC_number="1.7.2.5"
                     /inference="ab initio prediction:Prodigal:002006"
                     /inference="similar to AA sequence:UniProtKB:P98008"
                     /codon_start=1
                     /transl_table=11
                     /product="Nitric oxide reductase subunit B"
                     /translation="MKYESQKIAYAYFAVAMALFAVQVIGGLLAGFIYVFPNFLSELLP
                     FNIVRMLHTNSLIVWLLLGFFGAAYFLIPEETEREIHSTKLAYLQLIILVVGTLGVVVT
                     YVFNLFEGNWLLGKEGREFLEQPKWVKAGIVVAALMFLYNVSLTVLKGKKTAISSILVL
                     GLWGLALLFLFAFYNPGNLSLDKQYWWYVVHLWVEGVWELIMASILAYLMLKLTGVDRE
                     VVEKWLYVIVAAALFSGILGTGHHYYWIGTPGYWQWIGSIFSSLEVIPFFAMMAFAFVM
                     VWKGRRDHPNKAALLWSLGCATLAFFGAGVWGFLHTLHGVNYYTHGTQITAAHGHLAFY
                     GAYVCLNLAIFSYAMPILKNRDPYNQVLNMGSFWLMTSGMVFMTFVLTFGGTVQTHMQR
                     VVGDYFMDVQDQIAIFYWMRLGSGVVVVLGALLFIYSIWVPRKEVIEPGASETPAE"
     gene            complement(25334..26701)
                     /locus_tag="AD5_03803"
                     /gene="norB"
     CDS             complement(26718..27167)
                     /gene="norC"
                     /locus_tag="AD5_03804"
                     /inference="ab initio prediction:Prodigal:002006"
                     /inference="similar to AA sequence:UniProtKB:Q52527"
                     /codon_start=1
                     /transl_table=11
                     /product="Nitric oxide reductase subunit C"
                     /db_xref="COG:COG2010"
                     /translation="MREVMTKSMARNIFYGGSLFFILIFLALSAHSHWYIVNSENSAKL
                     DASVVRGKHVWEKHACINCHTILGEGAYYAPEVGNVMTRWGVLDDPESAFEALKGWMEA
                     QPTGIPGRRQMPNFNLSDEEIRDLTNFLIWTDNIDAQGWPPNEAG"
     gene            complement(26718..27167)
                     /locus_tag="AD5_03804"
                     /gene="norC"
     CDS             27440..28552
                     /locus_tag="AD5_03805"
                     /inference="ab initio prediction:Prodigal:002006"
                     /codon_start=1
                     /transl_table=11
                     /product="hypothetical protein"
                     /translation="MANYSYIGYAPGVITVNTIGPDTITLDASYDPATDRRVFNVEDEA
                     GGFIRNGFGPPVPDTGDVFNGDRFNNENGDDDTQIGTVTNLDGSTTFLSGDIYLEESYI
                     LTNPGGGTITVYLVEVEGTNAGYITSEPLDPGVTYSMSVVNVTPSNAPDTTDPGSIVDV
                     PCFSAGTLIATPDGDVAIETLSAGDKVVTLDHGPQPIRWIGARALDRSEFALNPKLRPI
                     RITAGSLGSNLPRRDLLVSPQHRMLIRSSIAVRMFDSEEVLVPAHKLVGIHGITVDETA
                     QGVVYFHILFDRHEIVLAEGAPSESLFTGKQALKGIQPEALAEIVALFPELALPDHQPI
                     AARQIPKRGRQIHTLLQRHIKNDRALLRPS"
     gene            27440..28552
                     /locus_tag="AD5_03805"
     CDS             complement(28568..29758)
                     /locus_tag="AD5_03806"
                     /inference="ab initio prediction:Prodigal:002006"
                     /codon_start=1
                     /transl_table=11
                     /product="hypothetical protein"
                     /translation="MSAVIARVLGEGFRIFFLSAGLFGLFAGGAWGFWLMTQTGLVGYE
                     DPTYSMSPPMWHAHEMIFGYATAALGGFFLTAVPNWTGTPEARARFIMLAAGLWLAGRV
                     AMWFSGALPPVLVAVFDLVFVPILAAKIATQLIRRPKPQNMVFLLLLSAIWIANLLTHL
                     EWIGATSDTLDIGLRAGLLTLCSLIAILGGRITPAFTRNAMKRAGEPESNWPISVGAFD
                     KAAMGLALSLPLSVLVFGIGPVSGAIALMLGVAQILRMARWRARWALRQPILIALHLGL
                     GMLALGLILWGLAVQGFGSEIGALHVLGIGCVGGMTLAVMSRAALGHSGRALVASPPMA
                     IAYGLMAAAAVLRWVGSAFDQGYLVAMLASDGLWICAIVLYLVAMWPALTGPRLAA"
     gene            complement(28568..29758)
                     /locus_tag="AD5_03806"
     CDS             30001..31677
                     /gene="nirS_1"
                     /locus_tag="AD5_03807"
                     /EC_number="1.7.2.1"
                     /inference="ab initio prediction:Prodigal:002006"
                     /inference="similar to AA sequence:UniProtKB:P24040"
                     /codon_start=1
                     /transl_table=11
                     /product="Nitrite reductase"
                     /translation="MSLGISYNRTGRALGVGLAMLLGSVAAPVFAEEPTLSKEAFESSK
                     QLYFERCAGCHGVLRKGATGKSLEPLVETKNDDGTVTESGTLKLGQERLEKIIAWGTEG
                     GMNNFSDVMSEEEIRDMATYIQMEPPQPPEMSLEQMMATRKVYVEPEDYPTEPLHGRNW
                     ENFFVVIERDVGKVAVIDGDTKEVLAHIPTGYAVHVLKASEHHKLEEPENPGRFWYTMG
                     RDGKMTKIDLWQKPENMLVAEVTIGYDARDVAVSGDGKYVIGGAYWPPHFAIVDAETME
                     PKKVVSTRGYNVDGDYVEEARVAAIYTTPNEPTWIVAVKELGQLWQVDYSDLDNLRIDK
                     IDSAKFLHDGFFDPTGRYFQIAANASNKMVVVDTETHKLEAMIDTAPLPHPGPGANWDD
                     PNCGPVAGTTHLGEGTVTVWGNDPEGRPDDAWKVCYEVETDGPGLFIRTHPNSDYIWAD
                     QTKHPEPEIQQSVQVIDKATGEIVKTIQITEEEGNVAVHFEFNQDGSEVWVSKWNRSTS
                     KEPNGEIVIFDAKTLEEIGRVKGLFAPTGKFNVYNRSNHVT"
     gene            30001..31677
                     /locus_tag="AD5_03807"
                     /gene="nirS_1"
     CDS             31803..33587
                     /locus_tag="AD5_03808"
                     /inference="ab initio prediction:Prodigal:002006"
                     /codon_start=1
                     /transl_table=11
                     /product="hypothetical protein"
                     /translation="MTSEPEKKKPIWRRYFLWGMPVAGIAAAFAAGIIFWGGFNTAMEA
                     TNTKEFCVSCHEMRDFVYEEYTGTIHDVNRSGVGAVCSDCHVPKDWTHKIIRKIKASKE
                     LYGKVVGTINTREKFEAKRVHLAMNEWERMKSTDSRECRNCHDFESMMPEFQKPRARQQ
                     HLNAMTVGQTCIDCHKGIAHSDARDRADEEYLEKLEAPNPDFIREIPAEYLASLERIEA
                     KEAADAEAEKAARVAQQEAVQAQIAAAVDAAVAEERAKASGEDAAAPAGGGSDVGTNID
                     WAAVPGADMKLFYPGQASFEWVQNGRSHGGARPLTKGGDKCTTCHAAELDAIGNKIVAG
                     GDLEPTPIPGKRGVIDATVQAAHDDETLYIRLQWPDAGHNPAPFVDGGKMDPDNQIKVA
                     MMITGTGIELGDQVGCWASCHADNSYMPFDPGAEAIAANGDVSGRLSTQDTVTKYISES
                     RTEVEIKGRRGKALGGWDKLQAADQIEQYLADGTYLDLMRVYADGSATNGYLLEQRVVN
                     DGEIAASASLDAGMWTVVFTRPLNSGAAGDVPLEAGQTYTVGFAIHDDFAAARFHHVTL
                     DTSLALDDDNAFINVVKQ"
     gene            31803..33587
                     /locus_tag="AD5_03808"
     CDS             33642..34043
                     /gene="petE"
                     /locus_tag="AD5_03809"
                     /inference="ab initio prediction:Prodigal:002006"
                     /inference="protein motif:HAMAP:MF_00566"
                     /codon_start=1
                     /transl_table=11
                     /product="Plastocyanin"
                     /translation="MKPKHLLPALLLLAAPAWAEDTAALCAEAEERYVELFDQPSSAVE
                     DADVVLMYKYTFCPAELTVKPGTTVRWVNVDKRTSHSVLLKDGSEPESDRLFPEETVDL
                     TFLTPGPQDYLCGPHWETQNMIGMITVEP"
     gene            33642..34043
                     /locus_tag="AD5_03809"
                     /gene="petE"
     CDS             34233..34994
                     /gene="sumT_2"
                     /locus_tag="AD5_03810"
                     /EC_number="2.1.1.107"
                     /inference="ab initio prediction:Prodigal:002006"
                     /inference="similar to AA sequence:UniProtKB:O34744"
                     /codon_start=1
                     /transl_table=11
                     /product="Uroporphyrinogen-III C-methyltransferase"
                     /db_xref="COG:COG0007"
                     /translation="MSGKVFLIGAGPGDPELMTLRALRMLQEADVVVYDRLVSADILNL
                     HADGAQLIPVGKAPKCHTVPQDRINEILVEEASAGHTVARLKGGDPMIFGRGSEEAAHL
                     MANGIPVEYAPGITAAQGASCSTGVPLTHRGLATSVQYVTGHRQADKVLDLDWKRLADP
                     DSTLVVYMGVANIGQIAMGLMTENLPGSTPVLAVGKATTPDERRMVSRLDRLAADVRKA
                     GLKAPTLFIIGKVVSLYAERPLADLLEQAHG"
     gene            34233..34994
                     /locus_tag="AD5_03810"
                     /gene="sumT_2"
     CDS             34987..35358
                     /locus_tag="AD5_03811"
                     /inference="ab initio prediction:Prodigal:002006"
                     /codon_start=1
                     /transl_table=11
                     /product="hypothetical protein"
                     /translation="MAKFGSRRPAQQPAVRGRKGWAARAVLTSAVLVATTAFAADTLDP
                     NALKRLVHQDCGSCHGLSLKGGLGPDLRSETLEHYDADVLTGVILDGIPDTAMPPWRPL
                     ISEEEAEWIARYLLAQEAQ"
     gene            34987..35358
                     /locus_tag="AD5_03811"
     CDS             35355..36500
                     /locus_tag="AD5_03812"
                     /inference="ab initio prediction:Prodigal:002006"
                     /codon_start=1
                     /transl_table=11
                     /product="hypothetical protein"
                     /translation="MKQLILTLAAALMMTTAQAEPTATGDLGLVIERAKGSVLLVDQSD
                     RAALARIEGLGDLSHASLVYSPDERFAYVFGRDGGLTKVDIVTRQIVNRVVQAGNAIGG
                     AISDDGELVAVSNYEPGGVRVFDADTLEMVADIPTDSKTIGLVDAPGRRFVFTMWDTGE
                     TWIADFSNGAPAITKIPEMGKNPYDALITANGRTYITGLFGEDGLTALDLWAETPEPIR
                     VLPNYGRGQEEMPVYKMPHLEGWALTGREFVLPAVGHHEVLWIDADTLTETGRTQTLGQ
                     PVFAMARPDGRQVWVNFAHPLNDTIQVIDSVTKEIIHEFKPGPAVLHMEFTPRGHEVWI
                     SVRDANKVMVYDTQTFEKLREIDADSPSGIFFTARAHRMGL"
     gene            35355..36500
                     /locus_tag="AD5_03812"
     CDS             36502..37491
                     /locus_tag="AD5_03813"
                     /inference="ab initio prediction:Prodigal:002006"
                     /codon_start=1
                     /transl_table=11
                     /product="hypothetical protein"
                     /translation="MQHITDPIDRRLLDDFQRDFPIVERPFQVLADALGLEEAEVLDRL
                     ARMRKTGRITRVGATIAPGAVSASTLAAVAAPEERLEEVAALIDAEPGVNHNYQREDDW
                     NLWFVATGPDRAHVNDTLARISQRSGLRVLDLRLVRPFNIDLGFRMSGETRNAPGPRKV
                     DRSAMREGDRPLLQALSSGLSLVSDPYAALARTLDRDTDDVMDRVAALHRAGIISRLGV
                     IVRHRALGWSANAMVVWDMPAEQVSSAGPALAAHPGVTLCYERNPVENVWPYRLYSMIH
                     ARSRPEAMEVLAGAAALPELFGAQRKVLFSTRCFKQTGALIQPKEAAA"
     gene            36502..37491
                     /locus_tag="AD5_03813"
     CDS             37488..37937
                     /locus_tag="AD5_03814"
                     /inference="ab initio prediction:Prodigal:002006"
                     /codon_start=1
                     /transl_table=11
                     /product="hypothetical protein"
                     /translation="MTLDDTDRAILNRMQDDLPLTAHPYAAIAQELAITESDLLARLTR
                     MKDARVITRFGPFFDAAAMGGAFCLCAMAVPQGEFETVLTKVNAHPEVAHNYERTHRLN
                     MWFVLATETPEGIAATAEAIERETGIAVLQFPKLQEFFIGFRVAA"
     gene            37488..37937
                     /locus_tag="AD5_03814"
     CDS             37934..38416
                     /locus_tag="AD5_03815"
                     /inference="ab initio prediction:Prodigal:002006"
                     /codon_start=1
                     /transl_table=11
                     /product="hypothetical protein"
                     /translation="MIDAKDREIIEALQGGLPLVPAPFAQVAETLGLDEGTLMSRLADM
                     KSRGVIRRIAAAPNHYKLGMTSNGMTVWDVDDDRVAELGAQIGVLPFVTHCYERPRALP
                     DWPYNLFAMVHGSDGQEVEDKRAQITTILGDACRAKDILYSTRILKKTGLRLKKKG"
     gene            37934..38416
                     /locus_tag="AD5_03815"
     CDS             38420..39634
                     /gene="pqqE"
                     /locus_tag="AD5_03816"
                     /EC_number="1.21.98.4"
                     /inference="ab initio prediction:Prodigal:002006"
                     /inference="protein motif:HAMAP:MF_00660"
                     /codon_start=1
                     /transl_table=11
                     /product="PqqA peptide cyclase"
                     /translation="MFRLTEYMHQLVKPTPVRKRRPGPVKPVVIWNLTRRCNLKCRHCY
                     TVSADVPFPGELSHEQAMVTLEDLGQFRVPALILSGGEPLDRFDFFDIAKRARDLVPML
                     ALSTNGTRIYDETTDMIADVGFNYVGISLDGIGATNDWFRGVEGAFADALRGVRECKKR
                     GIKVGLRFCLTEGTQHHLPDLLQLCDDEGVDKFYLSHLVYAGRGDKNRGEDAEHLRTRK
                     GLDLLLERAWEAVSGGRPLDIVTGNNDADAGYFLNWVRSHFDHDKAANVREHLAAWGGN
                     SSGSGVANIDNLGRVHPDTYWSDYTVGNVKTKSFSELWTSDDPMLAMLRTRPRPLKGRC
                     GACQLKDVCGGNTRIRALQLTGDPWAEDPACYLSNEEIGVQGAGERLQVTPFRGKSHDP
                     AHQFF"
     gene            38420..39634
                     /locus_tag="AD5_03816"
                     /gene="pqqE"
     CDS             39609..41162
                     /gene="nirS_2"
                     /locus_tag="AD5_03817"
                     /EC_number="1.7.2.1"
                     /inference="ab initio prediction:Prodigal:002006"
                     /inference="similar to AA sequence:UniProtKB:P24474"
                     /codon_start=1
                     /transl_table=11
                     /product="Nitrite reductase"
                     /db_xref="COG:COG2010"
                     /translation="MIRRINSFDTLKIGTFCSLLLTGAAWADAPLDYAEFCASCHGENR
                     LGGVGPALIPETLKRMRGPRVAAVIAEGRTATQMPAFSHELDALQIEELAGWLKSPLET
                     DPEWGEADIMASRTLDDEYLSVDAPVWDSDPMNITLVVETGDHHVSVLDGDTFEVLDRF
                     ETPFAVHGGPKFSPDGRYVFIMSRDGWVQKYDIWALKQVGRVRAGLNSRNIAMSGDGKW
                     VAVANYLPNSLTLLSTEDLSVAKVIEVKSKKGVPSRVSAVYQAPPRESFVLALKDVPEI
                     WEVFYGANPPQSGIGHDFRIEGQFKNPDPFPVRKITTPDYLDDFFFDQSYEYVMGASRD
                     GKGGQVIDLVIGHKIADLDLPGMPHLGSGITWQQGDTTVMATPHLTDGTVSVIDMGTWE
                     TVKRIKTEGPGFFMRSQENSPYVWADVFFGPNKDAMHVIDKQSLEIVRTLRPAPGKTVA
                     HVEFTKDGSHALVSIWEDDGAVIVYDAQTLEEVRRLPMRKPSGKYNVWNKITFSEGTSH
                     "
     gene            39609..41162
                     /locus_tag="AD5_03817"
                     /gene="nirS_2"
     CDS             41119..41382
                     /locus_tag="AD5_03818"
                     /inference="ab initio prediction:Prodigal:002006"
                     /codon_start=1
                     /transl_table=11
                     /product="hypothetical protein"
                     /translation="MSGTKSPSRKAPATEGKWPVWKLAILLYPATALTVAINLFLAGLI
                     LHSAGFGAIEPVPAILWSIPLGVPASWLAGRWVRGLMDEADD"
     gene            41119..41382
                     /locus_tag="AD5_03818"
     CDS             41485..41949
                     /locus_tag="AD5_03819"
                     /inference="ab initio prediction:Prodigal:002006"
                     /codon_start=1
                     /transl_table=11
                     /product="hypothetical protein"
                     /translation="MPALIPLHNLPVRATRAACGLAGIFLLLLQAFGPVLASPGESVWM
                     EICSEGGAVWVEVDLEEDTEDPTAYCPKCADCALCAVTSAAPAPELVQIPQIGNFRVVQ
                     LQNSKSSMLYKSHKLWPETRGPPRPTQETAERALRASMASTLSIGGAPWS"
     gene            41485..41949
                     /locus_tag="AD5_03819"
     CDS             41940..44117
                     /locus_tag="AD5_03820"
                     /inference="ab initio prediction:Prodigal:002006"
                     /codon_start=1
                     /transl_table=11
                     /product="hypothetical protein"
                     /translation="MVVSRAIHIMLALALSCLMAISAHADSLASFLPEIEPADLAPGAD
                     AIGPVRDDVPVAPVLKAGETVAWAFLTSDFVGTTGYSGKPIHVVAAIDDQAVLTGVQLV
                     KHSEPIVLIGIPNARMVELTEGYAGLDLKVEAETGGEGHDLDIISGATVTIMVIDDSLV
                     RGGIKVARALGLGGLSPLQADGPKREVDLAQDAVYDWTTLSGNGSVRRLTLDIGQVNAA
                     FEATGDQRAIKRPEPGEPDDTYIDMHMALVSVPSIGKSLLGEAEYQNMVDWLDEGEQAI
                     LVLGRGAYSFKGSGYVRGGIFDRIQLIQGDNSVRFFDKQQRRLGKVAAPDAPSFTELDI
                     FKIPAEAEFDPAEPFRLQLLAQRAVGAVEKTFLTFDLGYKLPEQYLLPVAAPVVVDDAT
                     GEAAAKAALWKRIWKDRTVEIGVLGVMLLVLTATFFFQFHATMNARVFYWFRIGYLTMT
                     LFFIGWYANAQLSVVNLMALAGSLRTGFSWDAFLLDPLVFIQWFAVAAALLFWGRGAYC
                     GWLCPFGALQELTNKIARAFKVPQWTLPWGLNERLWPAKYMIFLVLFGISFVSIPLAET
                     YAEVEPFKTAIILKFMRDWPFVVFALTLLGIGLFIERFYCRYLCPLGGALAIPARIRMF
                     DWLRRYKDCGTPCQTCANECPVQAIHPTGEINPNECVTCLHCQVLYQSEDKCPVVIRQL
                     KRRAKTGSVQPKTPLGQPPANHPNAKPQTVS"
     gene            41940..44117
                     /locus_tag="AD5_03820"
     CDS             44133..46040
                     /gene="nosZ"
                     /locus_tag="AD5_03821"
                     /EC_number="1.7.2.4"
                     /inference="ab initio prediction:Prodigal:002006"
                     /inference="similar to AA sequence:UniProtKB:P94127"
                     /codon_start=1
                     /transl_table=11
                     /product="Nitrous-oxide reductase"
                     /translation="MSEHDKKLNVTRRGLLGASATGAVLAGTGLGSTLMTAKEASAAAN
                     AALEPGELDEYYGFWSSGQTGEVRILGVPSMRELMRIPVFNRCSATGWGQTNESLKILT
                     EGLLPETKQYLAANGKVTYDNGDLHHPHMSFTDGTYDGRYLFMNDKANTRVARIRCDVM
                     KCDKIIEIPNAHDIHGLRPQKYPRTGYIFANGEHEAPLVNDGEILDDPSQYVNIFTAID
                     GDTMEIAWQVMVSGNLDNTDCDYQGKYAFSTSYNSEMGMNLAEMTENELDHVVVFNLKG
                     IEDAIAAGNYQELNGVKVVDGRKEAGGNLTRYIPIPNSPHGVNAAPDKKHIMINGKLSP
                     TVSVIDVEKVDALFADNADPRSAIVAEPQLGLGPLHTAFDGKGNAYTTLFLDSQVVKWD
                     IAKAIEAYSGADVDPILDKVDVHYQPGHNSTSMGETAEADGKWLISMNKFSKDRFLNVG
                     PLKPENEQLIDISGDKMKVVHDGPTFAEPHDSILVHRSKVNPVNVWDRNDPMWEDARKQ
                     AEADGVDLEEGAEEPIRDGNKVRVYMTSTAPVFSLEKFTVKQGDEVTLYVTNLDDVDDV
                     THGLCLSNFGIAMEVAPQATASVTFIADRPGVHWFYCQWFCHALHMEMRGRMFVEPRSA
                     "
     gene            44133..46040
                     /locus_tag="AD5_03821"
                     /gene="nosZ"
     CDS             46043..47299
                     /gene="nosD"
                     /locus_tag="AD5_03822"
                     /inference="ab initio prediction:Prodigal:002006"
                     /inference="similar to AA sequence:UniProtKB:P19843"
                     /codon_start=1
                     /transl_table=11
                     /product="putative ABC transporter binding protein NosD"
                     /translation="MRWSLLIPLLLGSPLWAADWDVPNRAGAINEILAQAADGDTLRLS
                     PGVYTETLVLDRPVTIDGLGQATIDGQGEGSVITVTGPGVTVRGLTVIGSGSDHDGIDS
                     GIQLTKTAHAPVVEDNVLLGNLYGIDIHGAKDSIVRRNRIEGRQDQRMNERGNGVYVWN
                     APGAVVEDNDIRYGRDGIFVNSSKKNTFTGNLFRDLRFAVHYMYADNSVVSDNVSIGND
                     LGYAVMFTTNVTVANNVSIGDREHGVMLNYANKSTITGNVVKGAKEKCTFLYNSNKNEF
                     TDNWFEGCGIGIQFTAGSERNRIVGNSFIGNRTQVKYVSTKWVEWSEDGRGNYWSDFAA
                     YDVDGNGIADAPYRPNDSMDHVLWTQPSAKLLLGSPAVQLVRWSQSAFPALLPGGVMDS
                     NPLMQAPEPPTMKKVPHDG"
     gene            46043..47299
                     /locus_tag="AD5_03822"
                     /gene="nosD"
     CDS             47289..48182
                     /gene="nosF"
                     /locus_tag="AD5_03823"
                     /inference="ab initio prediction:Prodigal:002006"
                     /inference="similar to AA sequence:UniProtKB:P19844"
                     /codon_start=1
                     /transl_table=11
                     /product="putative ABC transporter ATP-binding protein
                     NosF"
                     /db_xref="COG:COG1131"
                     /translation="MTDKALSIDHVLKDRGKTRVLDDITLSLAPGQRVALLGHNGAGKS
                     TLIKSILGLTPIHGGAIRIGDATPGSAQARRETAYLPEAVSFHPALTGREQLTLFAQLS
                     GAKADVLGLLERVGLSDALDRRIGTYSKGMRQRLGLAQVLLGQPKVALLDEPTSGLDPI
                     SRQDLYAIIDELAAQGTAVLIASHALTEVEARTDRIAIMRKGRMVADDTLNNLSALAGL
                     PIRLKVRASANPDVLAAELGGNRINGASVELLCAPEDKMEALRRIAGLGDAVADVEMTP
                     PKLEDLYRHYAQEDLQ"
     gene            47289..48182
                     /locus_tag="AD5_03823"
                     /gene="nosF"
     CDS             48179..49000
                     /gene="nosY"
                     /locus_tag="AD5_03824"
                     /inference="ab initio prediction:Prodigal:002006"
                     /inference="similar to AA sequence:UniProtKB:P19845"
                     /codon_start=1
                     /transl_table=11
                     /product="putative ABC transporter permease protein NosY"
                     /db_xref="COG:COG1277"
                     /translation="MTRFLAITRTEMLILRRNRWLLVATLIMVLFALALTFAGSAPTGT
                     LGVDMLTVSVASMTTLSVYLAPLLALMIAFDAIAGDVDRGSLSLLLSYPAGRGEILLGK
                     FTAHLAALAFAMTIGFGTAGAVAAFFGGAGPESLMALVRLILTSILLGAVFLALGYLLS
                     ALAKGATAAAGLSAGLWLVFVVLYDLGLLGAVVMDKGGTFTQSVFPWVMVANPADAFRL
                     WNIAATEGVAMASGMTGAAQALPVWAAPASLLIWPVLGFALARLAFRRVEP"
     gene            48179..49000
                     /locus_tag="AD5_03824"
                     /gene="nosY"
     CDS             48997..49512
                     /gene="nosL"
                     /locus_tag="AD5_03825"
                     /inference="ab initio prediction:Prodigal:002006"
                     /inference="similar to AA sequence:UniProtKB:O68481"
                     /codon_start=1
                     /transl_table=11
                     /product="Copper-binding lipoprotein NosL"
                     /translation="MRYLALIALVALTACKEEVAEAPDPVDLTPDALSYFCQMNIAEHG
                     GPKGQIHLEGYPAPLFFAQVRDMLAYLKSPERDAKITAVYVSDMSVAPSWRQPGISNWI
                     AADGATFVVGADVAGGMGAREVVPFGDPAAAEAFIAEYGGVALPLSDIPDAEVLGPVDL
                     NLALETPA"
     gene            48997..49512
                     /locus_tag="AD5_03825"
                     /gene="nosL"
     CDS             49509..50405
                     /locus_tag="AD5_03826"
                     /inference="ab initio prediction:Prodigal:002006"
                     /codon_start=1
                     /transl_table=11
                     /product="hypothetical protein"
                     /translation="MTILTRRRFLAISAACAAVPAAAGNVAQWRGIALGAPASLRLEGS
                     TDAQAAPIFAAVEAELNRLEDIFSLYRTHSQISQLNRIGHLVTPAPELLEVLSLCTTLH
                     DASGGAFDPTIQPLWLALASGAAGPQVERARQTIGWDKVHVSAGEIRLPHPGRSAITLN
                     GIAQGAITDRIAALMRSFDLRDVLVDMGEVAALGQRSNGEPWRVGLAKPDGAVAKRITL
                     QDRAVATSAPEGTMLQGDQGHILNPKGLGAPYQAVSISASQAALADGLSTALCLTPRAK
                     ANALISRFPGARIEMSI"
     gene            49509..50405
                     /locus_tag="AD5_03826"
     tRNA            complement(50433..50508)
                     /locus_tag="AD5_03827"
                     /product="tRNA-Thr"
                     /inference="COORDINATES:profile:Aragorn:001002"
                     /note="tRNA-Thr(cgt)"
     gene            complement(50433..50508)
                     /locus_tag="AD5_03827"
     CDS             50669..51862
                     /locus_tag="AD5_03828"
                     /inference="ab initio prediction:Prodigal:002006"
                     /codon_start=1
                     /transl_table=11
                     /product="hypothetical protein"
                     /translation="MSGNSQKSYVLDTHRLRDPEETLAIVKPFLKQMGITRIANLTGLD
                     RVGLPTVMVTRPNSRSVAVSLGKGLSLSAARASGVMEAIESWHAERIELPLRLSSFADL
                     AVEYVVDADRLPSVTGGQFDPHQAILWVLGRDLPSGQPCWVPYEMVDTDYTTSPVAGQR
                     VFPRTTNGLASGNNLTEASCHAICELIERDATTLWHHQGATPRVNPRTVDDPRCLQAME
                     QISAAGLDLGIWDTTSDIGIASFRCAICEDGGTTGHIGIGDGCHPDRAIALLRALTEAA
                     QTRLTYISGARDDLDPEEFSDTARNWRSGYIRELIDGSAPIGDFTECPTYVTGSFTDDL
                     SLLLARLSEAGIDQVVTVDLSRPEIDIAVVRAVIPGLEAPHDDPDFVAGPRARAVMS"
     gene            50669..51862
                     /locus_tag="AD5_03828"
     CDS             51859..53196
                     /locus_tag="AD5_03829"
                     /inference="ab initio prediction:Prodigal:002006"
                     /codon_start=1
                     /transl_table=11
                     /product="hypothetical protein"
                     /translation="MSVVVFVGPTLRAEAVREHLNATILPPVQQGDVYRAVREKPRAIG
                     IIDGYFDGVPSVWHKEILWALEQGIPVFGSASMGALRAAELADFGMIGIGQIFEGYLNG
                     AIEDDDEVAVLHGPPELGFPPLSEPMVSIRATIAQAKTAGVLSSETGDALQQKAKDLHY
                     RDRVWDRILEGASDPQPFQRWLPEGQVDAKGDDARAMLAEMARFLNAGTNVSDSHRTER
                     TLVWRDLCARVDGEAAQQDSEARALVDELRLDPVLYAHLRDRAALGLLSKDETRRQGLD
                     PDKDAVVKQMTEHRLEARLPRHADLLEWLEENDLTLVQYEAMLADKSRVDIAIQTLAET
                     MDAALLAELRRSGDYSALRDRAQRKSALLPDQSNAATRTRALIWYFETRLDQRVPDDLD
                     SYAIGLGLEGRDALVDLIAAEFMFCQAGGDPVDQEPGLAAGLHAGG"
     gene            51859..53196
                     /locus_tag="AD5_03829"
     CDS             53209..54519
                     /locus_tag="AD5_03830"
                     /inference="ab initio prediction:Prodigal:002006"
                     /codon_start=1
                     /transl_table=11
                     /product="hypothetical protein"
                     /translation="MAIWPDYSENDPPGTRFLLYPQSPFLEPNSKPELVEISAPQGTIG
                     PGPSGPRMYAMYPVDKTTPYGAMIEGEDGPEMYLPAWDGYILPPPEPDEFGNFIHIDPE
                     DPAFEAAHLFGAAHFTMDVWEGYFNRPIPWHFARDFERLELSLLPSLDNAHIGWGFLET
                     GGTRDIGDEYRPYSLNFDVVAHEIGHAIIYSVVGMPSEEDATGEYYGFHESAADMVALL
                     ASLHFGSVVDELLKNTRGNLYTYNRLSRFAELSQNSQIRIAANDRTLSEFSHGWSSEHA
                     LSEPLTGAMFDILVDIYHERLVAHDVIDPEMEELSDELEGTDEYNAIMQDLFDEHYAAD
                     PEGFRVALIEARDLLGSYLADAWEKLDPDMLSYFGVERALVMVDHEVTGGAFRQIIEGN
                     FRMRHIGLTAPGPRLTKPDGTSHAASVRTLSPEVNEP"
     gene            53209..54519
                     /locus_tag="AD5_03830"
     CDS             54657..55577
                     /locus_tag="AD5_03831"
                     /inference="ab initio prediction:Prodigal:002006"
                     /codon_start=1
                     /transl_table=11
                     /product="hypothetical protein"
                     /translation="MSESLLSFSEVLLFGRELSDLKLKQRSVRLAEEVEEDYDFSKKFT
                     KIDGVHVREDDRVLVQVGDAANEKSGIYKVIKDGDKFKFDKRKKVPHDSFVYIRRGRQF
                     KHTHWQQIANRHSEQLFIEQDGRRRGRGVNNFIGDQFGGDARLARIYGFAYDGTYYEMP
                     EPTIFLVHGEGESATGGNLPHGFKLQTSNDANAPDTTQQAARAPMNPSVSGVAAADYQM
                     ANDIRVWNYDQADYTIRMDIAAGQIEDVLLDVYFEYDAPMMSGAKVSGAKVSGAKVSGA
                     KVSGAKVSGAKVSGAKVSGAKARGE"
     gene            54657..55577
                     /locus_tag="AD5_03831"
     CDS             complement(55679..56443)
                     /locus_tag="AD5_03832"
                     /inference="ab initio prediction:Prodigal:002006"
                     /codon_start=1
                     /transl_table=11
                     /product="hypothetical protein"
                     /translation="MSPKELVIALFTAAFAEHDPQAALQLVTPDYIQHNPQVPTGAEGL
                     AGLIPLVEQSGMTATTHRVITEGDMVVLHSTFDNADAFGAPTLAAFDIFRVENGKVAEH
                     WDNLQPVPETTVSGRGMTDGPTEITDLEKTEENKALVLGFVRDVLGGAAPEKAPMYSEV
                     YMQHNPMLADGIDGLIEGTKAWAEQGNVITKFEPQIVVAEGNFVFVASDATVSGNPWAF
                     FDLWRVEDGKIVEHWDVVSPTPAEMAHENGKF"
     gene            complement(55679..56443)
                     /locus_tag="AD5_03832"
     CDS             56625..57002
                     /locus_tag="AD5_03833"
                     /inference="ab initio prediction:Prodigal:002006"
                     /codon_start=1
                     /transl_table=11
                     /product="hypothetical protein"
                     /translation="MLPIGVANKAEASNCSIRSVLSNVTGKWRMIIILALEDEPKRFGD
                     LKRCIGDITQSVLTENLRGLQRDGYLTRTVDPGPPVAVSYELTPLGRSLLEMLKPLVFW
                     SHEQMDEVRRLRMEFDREQAS"
     gene            56625..57002
                     /locus_tag="AD5_03833"
     CDS             complement(57030..58799)
                     /locus_tag="AD5_03834"
                     /inference="ab initio prediction:Prodigal:002006"
                     /codon_start=1
                     /transl_table=11
                     /product="hypothetical protein"
                     /translation="MNTTGSDASIKQKLGAVLFADVVGYSRLMSENEMDTYNALKSLLS
                     QLESACSKYQGKIIEVRGDGILALFDTATSAVEFSIELHRIAAEHNQARDDEHNIKFRA
                     GVHMGEVLMDERGIHGDNVNIAARLQEIAEPERVYVSAAVYEQIRNRLRYGYEFLGPKQ
                     LKNIMSPVATYCVRTEVEGATMAATLRPEMQLEVLERPDNPSVAVLPFTSQGGDEDDSW
                     VAEGLTDDIIMNLSKFRNLFIIARNSSFFFKTQSMSPQEAARRLNVRYIARGSVRRSSS
                     RIRITAELIDANTERTIWGERFDRKLDDIFDILDEVTECIVAATAVMIESHEKLRMVQA
                     IPSDLRAYGSVLQGQHHIFKYTRNDNRKAQHCYESALERDGGYARAAAALSRTLNIDWR
                     YSWTEDPNSALDKALSLAQRAVELDPTDARGFGELGYVQLYRKEHDSAIESYKRALQLN
                     PNDADMHSDYADALAHWGDNETAIKHLQQAMRLNPYFPDQYLWHLGGAYYNLKRYDDVI
                     SCVNKMNNPTEGQRVLAASYAHKGELEMARQIADKHRAAHPNFSLSRWAKVQPDRLSDD
                     TQHFVEGLKKAGF"
     gene            complement(57030..58799)
                     /locus_tag="AD5_03834"
     CDS             complement(58878..59513)
                     /locus_tag="AD5_03835"
                     /inference="ab initio prediction:Prodigal:002006"
                     /codon_start=1
                     /transl_table=11
                     /product="hypothetical protein"
                     /translation="MPDSSPRLFRLRPLEKTDLGTVARWFQDIHDLALFDRTSRIPQNL
                     VQTEQYWEDAINASKDCCKCWFAIESDSGDLVGMTGLEAISSVNRDAVVPVFVDKSIRR
                     HGVAVRSVALMLDFAFRQLGLNRITSYYRADNHSSRDLIQRIGCEIEGTMRQAWFADGQ
                     FHDMVVVGMLQQDWIARREVLAQELGTQTVVSFDASGWSWPPDSGADT"
     gene            complement(58878..59513)
                     /locus_tag="AD5_03835"
     CDS             complement(59689..59988)
                     /locus_tag="AD5_03836"
                     /inference="ab initio prediction:Prodigal:002006"
                     /codon_start=1
                     /transl_table=11
                     /product="hypothetical protein"
                     /translation="MKETILEILHVDSPTEALWVFIGLAGQLMFSARFIVQWITSERAK
                     KSVIPMAFWYLSIGGGLILLSYAIYRRDPVFILGQSMGLSIYLRNIFLIRAENR"
     gene            complement(59689..59988)
                     /locus_tag="AD5_03836"
     CDS             complement(59985..60746)
                     /gene="arnC"
                     /locus_tag="AD5_03837"
                     /EC_number="2.4.2.53"
                     /inference="ab initio prediction:Prodigal:002006"
                     /inference="similar to AA sequence:UniProtKB:Q93PD9"
                     /codon_start=1
                     /transl_table=11
                     /product="Undecaprenyl-phosphate
                     4-deoxy-4-formamido-L-arabinose transferase"
                     /translation="MHADHDANADNRPTVSIVIPMHNEQGAVPGLIQGICAATAELPAF
                     EIVAVDDGSTDDTFAALQQMQKDCPQLRILQHKTAGGQSAAVHSGVKEARADICCTLDG
                     DGQNPPEELPKIWAPLVSGGDASIGLVAGQRVGRKDTASKKLASRFANALRGWMLKDGT
                     RDTGCGFKAFRRQAFLDLPFFNHMHRYLPALFKAYGWNIALVDVAHQQRLSGESKYTNF
                     GRAMVGIWDLFGVVWLTRRAKSVSATEASRS"
     gene            complement(59985..60746)
                     /locus_tag="AD5_03837"
                     /gene="arnC"
ORIGIN
        1 tggcggcttt ggcagcaggc gattttcaaa gtctgccgcc tgccggtcga gcaaatttcg
       61 cagctcgtcc gttggccgca tctcaagcac accagtcaga tgcaccgcta catagttcca
      121 ggtcggcacc tgatcatcga cttcgtacca gtcaggcgag atatacccat ccggccccaa
      181 cacagcgatc ttcgcgggtt gcggctgttt cagcgcccta acaatcggat ttgaccggac
      241 cagatgcagg tcagccgatg aagcatcctc gttcagaaga aagggaacgt ggcttaacaa
      301 cggtgcatcc gatgtcgaca ccgccagaac accaaaggcg cggtcacgtg caaactcgat
      361 gtgacgctcg cgcgtctcgg cgcgaaaggt gggattggga tgcatattcg tcctcctgcc
      421 aatttctctt gcagaagcga tgtctccttg gcaaggtccc actcgttctc agggcggggc
      481 gaaattcccc accggcggta tgcgggcatg acccgtaagc ccgcgagcgg ccccggtctc
      541 cggggtgtca gcagatctgg tgagaagcca gagccgacgg ttacagtccg gatgaaagag
      601 aacgtgcagc gcgccggtaa tgcggtgtgc ctgctcgtga tcgccttggg tgacgtgtct
      661 gttacgaaag gagatcatga tgacacacac ccgctatgct tttgtcaaag ccaactggca
      721 ttcagatatt gtggatcgcg cgctggatgg gtttctcgaa ctaattccag ctgatcaggt
      781 tgatgtcttc gacgttccgg gcgctttcga gatgcccctg ctggcccgtg acctggcgca
      841 aacggggcgc tacgccgccg tagcctgcgc tgcctttgta gtggatggcg gcatctaccg
      901 gcatgacttc gtcgcacaaa cggttgtcga tggcttgatg cgggccgggc tcgattcagg
      961 tgttccggtc ctgtcggtct cgctgacacc gcatcagtat caggaaacgg atcaccacaa
     1021 cgccatctat cgcgcgcatt tcatcgagaa agggcgcgag gcagctcatg cagcgctcaa
     1081 gatcgccgca acccgcgcca cggtggctca agccgcctga tttattccaa tcgcgccgcc
     1141 cacagggcgg cgcttgcttc tctgcaaatg caaatccact tgaggaccaa ggcactcccc
     1201 gctaatcacg tcgctcaaag gagcatgccc catgtcgatg aacagttttg gccacctctt
     1261 ccgcgttacc acctggggtg aaagccacgg gcccgctttg ggtgcgacca tcgatggctg
     1321 ccctccgggt gtcacaatcg atgagggcat gattcagcat tggctggaca agcgcaaacc
     1381 aggtcagaac aaattcacca cacagcggcg cgaacccgat caggtcaaaa tcctgtctgg
     1441 tgttttcgaa ggccagacca caggcacacc ggtgcagttg atgatcgaga acaccgatca
     1501 gcgctcgaaa gactacggcg acatcatgga caagtttcgt ccgggacacg ccgacatcac
     1561 atactggcag aagtatggga tccgtgacta tcgcggcggc gggcgcagtt cggcgaggga
     1621 aacggcatca cgtgtggcgg ccggaggact cgcgcgtgag gctatccaac agatcgctcc
     1681 gaatgttcaa atcaccggtt atatgaccca gatcggtccg cacaagatcg accgtgccaa
     1741 tttcgactgg tcgcagatcg aacagaatcc attctggacg cccgacgcca aagcagccga
     1801 agattgggcc gcttatctgg acgaactgcg caaatccggc aactcggtcg gcgcagtggt
     1861 cgaagtggtc gcgcgcggcg ttccggcggg gctcggcgcg ccggtttatg ccaagttaga
     1921 cactgatctg gctgcagcca tgatgtcgat aaacgccgtt aaaggggttg aaatcggtga
     1981 aggcatggac gccgccgaac tgactggcga ggccaacgcc gacgagatat tcatgggaca
     2041 ggacggccct caatacagct cgaaccacgc aggcggtatt ctgggcggca tttcgaccgg
     2101 ccaggatgtt gtggtgcgct ttgcggtcaa gccgacctcg tccattctga ccacccgcaa
     2161 gaccatcacc aaatccggcg aagagaccaa gatcattacc aaaggccgcc acgacccctg
     2221 cgtcggcatc cgcgccgttc cggtaggtga ggcaatgatg gcttgcgtga tcctcgatca
     2281 cctgctcctg catcgtggtc aaatcggcga gaaccgtgga cggattggct gatctgcgcg
     2341 cttcgctgcg cgctgtcgtc aggcaacgga tgcagacgga tccggcgcat gatctggcgc
     2401 acctggatcg ggtttgggtt aatgcgcagg cgattgcgga tgatgaagcc aacccgcgtg
     2461 tcttgctggc ggcgtgttat ctgcatgatc tgatcaacct gtcaaaagat gatccggatc
     2521 ggcatctggc ctcgatgcga tccgccgctg aatcagagcc tattcttgaa gaattcggct
     2581 attccaccac tgaaattgga gccgtgcagc acgcgattgc cgcccatagc ttttcggcta
     2641 acatcccgcc cgaaacaccc gaagcgcgaa tattacggga tgccgatcgt ctggatgcgt
     2701 tgggtgctat cggtatcgcc cgcaactttt cagtatcggg cgccttagga cgcacccttt
     2761 atgacccgtc agatccgttt gccgaaaacc gtttgccgaa tgacctgatt ttttcaatcg
     2821 atcactggca aataaaactg ctgcgcttac ccaatgatat gctgaccgaa aaaggcaggg
     2881 ccatcgcgca ggaccgagcc gcgcggatga tgaggtttct aaaggacctg tcagaggaaa
     2941 tcggagctca gcttccacta gactggtcca atctctgata cgtcaacttt ggccagttga
     3001 tctttccgcc tcaaaggcgc aggttcgcga ccatggcgaa atccttaaca tcgcatcgtc
     3061 cggcattggc cgtggcgctt aagcttagtg cgctcgtgct gttcacgacg atgtctgcat
     3121 tggtcaaggc tttgtcagat gatttcccgc cgggagagat ggtgtttttc cgctcgcttt
     3181 tcgcgattcc ggttatcatc gcctggctgg tctggcgagg agagctggtg cacggctttg
     3241 tcgtcaagaa gccgatgggc catttctggc gcggggttct gggaacctcg gccatgggac
     3301 tgacctttac tggtcttagc ctgttgccgc tgcccgaggt aaccgccatc ggatatgcaa
     3361 ccccgatctt cacgctgatt ctggctgcaa tcatgttggg cgagcggata cgaatgattc
     3421 gtatcggggc cgtcgcgctt ggcctcgtcg gcgttctgat catgatctgg ccccggctgg
     3481 gttcaggcac tgccgaaacc gccgcaacaa taggtgcgct ttgcgtgctg gctgcaaccg
     3541 ttgcccgtgc ctttgtgcag atacatattc gacaactggt acaggtggat catcccgccg
     3601 caatcgtgtt ctatttctct ctcacagcga ccttgctttc gggtctcaca gtgttttggg
     3661 gctgggttat cccgacatgg gagcaagccg cattgctggt gacaatcggc ctgatcggcg
     3721 gagtggcgca gattctggtg acctcgtcct acaagtttgg acaagcgtca atgctggcac
     3781 cttatgacta caccacaatg ctgttcgcca ttgtcattgg ttatttctgg ttcgatgagc
     3841 tgccaaccct tgtgatgctg ggcggcgcgg cattggtaat tgcaggcaac gtcgtggtga
     3901 tcctgcgtga acgacaactt ggccttgatc ggaccaaagc gcgatcagca acggatccca
     3961 aagcctgact ttacctttcg caatctttcc ctaggttggg tcgcgataca cctatgaggt
     4021 ttcccgatga gcgacgcaca gaaccacaaa gaaaagatgc aagaggtgca agccaagcac
     4081 cgcaagaaag tctcggaagc ggtcgatccc ggccggggac tggtgctgat caatacaggt
     4141 aagggcaagg gaaaatcctc ggctgcgttt ggcgtggtga tccgggcatt gggctggggc
     4201 cagaaagtgg ctgtggttca gttcatcaag ggcaagtgga aaaccggtga gcgcaggttc
     4261 tttgaggggc gcgatctggt cacctggcac acgatgggcg aagggtttac ctgggataca
     4321 caagaccgcg agcgcgacat cgcggctgcg acttcggcct tcaacaaggc ctgtgatctg
     4381 atgaaaagcg gcgactacga tctggttgtt ctcgacgaga tcaatatcgc cctgcgctac
     4441 gaataccttt cagtagacac tgttattgag gggcttcaga cccgatcaga caaaaccagc
     4501 gtgttcctga ctggccggga tgccccgcaa gccctcaggg actatgcgga tctggtaacc
     4561 gagatgaacg tagaaaaaca cccgttccaa gccggcatca aagcccaacg tggtgtggat
     4621 ttctaggccc gcgcaccgcc ctcattcagc gcgcgcatcg aatcgcgcct gactgcgtac
     4681 atcgttgcgg ctgagcgttc ttcgagcgcc cggcagcgct cggcgttgca ggtcttgtga
     4741 tcgagatagg ccgcgacttc tgaggttagc gcgtcgcaat cacacgatgc acagcaggga
     4801 tcggccatca gttcttcaaa tcgatcacgc aatcgcgggc tcctttggtc gttcccgggg
     4861 cgatggcggg ctttcacatc tgctattgct gagcccacag atcgccccgg aaccagttgc
     4921 ttgatggtgt catctggcgt tgcgttatat ctgatggttt ttgtcggaaa attcaagcct
     4981 gaaaatctga tgcaacaggg gcgacccatt gggcaaattt ggccttatta gtgtctaaaa
     5041 caaaaaaggg ccatccggat gcccgcatgg cccagctgat cgctacggtt ctgactcact
     5101 tcaagcaata gcgctctgtt cgggcgcgct gagcgagatc actacaacga ctgcggcccc
     5161 gttcacccag tagaacaacg catcaagccc agaaaaccca aacaggctgg gtgccaaaag
     5221 gaaggtgacg ccgacaagca gatcaacagc caagtgaaac ttgtatggca caacccgcca
     5281 aatcccaagg tgatgatctg tcagaacggt cagtaagaat gctgcaatgc cggtcacaac
     5341 ggacagccag agtgccagcg ggttggactg gcccaacccc agtacaaaag gcaaaaccat
     5401 cagcgcaatc gcaaccgggt agtcaagata ggcatggaca gagcgggtga caaaacgcag
     5461 ggacatgtga acttcctttc ttcaatcagt gatgatcaaa gattaggggc gcgcgattga
     5521 acgcaacatc tcagttcgtt ttgcatttat tgcagatcgt tcaattaatt cgtacgatta
     5581 gtgcatcgca cgatacgcgg cgggcgacag tccgacctgc ttcttgaaca cgcgtgaaaa
     5641 cgcagcctcg gacgcgtatc ccacttctgc tgcagcatcc gcaacgttcc agcgattttc
     5701 ggtcaaccca tggcacgcga tctgcatccg ccagtccgtc aggtactgca tcggggtagt
     5761 ccccatcttt tgtgagaaaa gctgcgcaaa tgcggtgcgt gacattgctg cttctcgcgc
     5821 aagcatcgca acgctccact cctgcgccgg agactggtga aatgctgtca gcgcccgcga
     5881 gatgcgcgga tcggcaaatc cggcaagcgc ggcatcatga ggactttgat gttcaaggta
     5941 tgcccggatc gcttgcgcaa acagcacttc ggacagtttc agcgcgatca ggtcaccgcc
     6001 gatacgagca ccggacactt cagatccgat catgcgcaat gtcgcctcga tccaggcacc
     6061 cgcttcttca ccgtaattct cgatcagtat gaaaggtggc aaccggtcga tcagcatatg
     6121 accggttccg tttcgcccgg ctggcccggt gaatgagaaa tgtccgcaaa tcagttgcgt
     6181 atcgcgctcg tcttcctcac cgccatagac caggacacca tcccctttgt agcctgtcag
     6241 ctctaacacc tgctcaaggg gcaaggcatc atagggtttg acttcattac atagcagcgc
     6301 atgcggcgca ccgtggggaa taagaatcag atcaccctgc cgcaaccgca aggtctcgcc
     6361 ggttgttggc aggtgcacct tcaattcacc gcgttgcaca aagtgaaacc gggccacatt
     6421 ctcgaagccc ggcacctgta tcccaaacgg cggagtaaag gatgtgcgga aataaaatgt
     6481 gccacgcaga gacaggcgtg taaggatatc gctgagaaga tctaacatga gccaacgata
     6541 cggcttggct cggcagcgtc catacctttg aacgatctgc atgcatattt gcatgatctg
     6601 caatcaaaac ccccgcctga gcgggggttc aatacggtgt taacttacgc gcggaccaat
     6661 ttctcgtaat cttcggcgat ttcgcgggtc agatcgccga cctcgaaggt ataatcgccg
     6721 atctgcccga caggtgtaac ctcagctgca gtgccagtca gccagcattg ctcgaaatcg
     6781 gccatctcct cgggacggat ccgacgttca tgaacagtga tgcccttgtc tttcagcatc
     6841 tggatcaccg tctgacgagt gatgccgttg aggaagcaat cggccagcgg ggtgtgcact
     6901 tcgccatcct gaacgaagaa gacatttgcc cccgtcgcct cggcgacgtt gccattataa
     6961 tccatgaaca aagcatccga gcagcctttg gcctcagctt tgtgtttgga aatggtgcag
     7021 atcatgtaaa gacctgctgc cttggcatgg actggaatgg tttccggact gggtcgtttc
     7081 cactcggcga tgtccaactt ggcgccttgc atcttagcgt caccgtaata ggcaccccaa
     7141 ggccaaacag cgatggccat ccgaaccgga ttcttggcgg acgccacacc catatcctcg
     7201 cccgagccac gccagaccag cgcccgtaca tacgcatctt gaagaccact ggctttgagc
     7261 gcttcctcct tggcggcctc gatctcatcg accgagtatg gcatcggcat atccagcgcc
     7321 tctgccgacg cgatcaggcg ttcggaatgc tcgcggcttt tgaagatctt gccgttgtaa
     7381 gcgcgctcac cctcgaacac cgaagacgca taatgcatcg cgtgggacag gatgtgcaca
     7441 ttggcctcac gccagggcac caattcgcca tccatccaga tgacaccgtc gcgatcgtca
     7501 tatccagcca tgcgaaacct cctgaaccgg tcgatatttg cgaatgttgc gccgcttaag
     7561 tccatatcgg acacaatgtt gcgcaaaaac tgcgattcga tacctgcgcg ctcttggaat
     7621 gtcaataagg ctgacataaa gtcaggttat attgcgaatg aggcccaaca tgaccgacat
     7681 ccgtcccgcc ccggtctttg gcggagaaag cctgttgttt ctgacagatg aacaactgag
     7741 gcagggcatc gaggccatgt tttttgccta tcgaggtttt accgctgatc ctgatcgcat
     7801 cctgactgaa ttggcctatg gccgggcgca tcaccgggcc atccacttta tcaaccgagc
     7861 gccgggaacg acggtgaaca atctgctggc catattgggt gtcacgaagc aatcgctgaa
     7921 tcgcgtcttg cgcagcctga ttgaagatgg gttggtcgaa agccgggtcg gaacagtgga
     7981 caaacgcgaa cgccacctat ttctgacgga taaaggaaag gcactcgagg ccaaactatc
     8041 tgacgcccag cgcgcccgga tgcgtgcggc ctacaaagat gcgggccccg aagcggtggc
     8101 cgggtttcgc aaagtgcttg aagcgatgat ggatgctgat atgcgtcgtg catatacgaa
     8161 actgcgggat acgacttcat gagcgaaatg gacgcccatc ttctgatcgt cgacgatgac
     8221 gagcgtattc gtgatttgct caagaaattc ctgatgcgca gcggttttct tgtaaccgcg
     8281 gcgcgggatg cagcgcacgc acggcgggtt ttgtcggggc tcgatttcga cttgattgta
     8341 ctggatgtga tgatgcccgg cgaagacggc gttagcctga cccgatccct gcgcgacacc
     8401 cattccaccc cgatcctgct tttgacggcc aagggcgaga ccgagcatcg gattgccggg
     8461 cttgaggcgg gcgcggatga ctatctggcc aagccattcg agccgaaaga gttgctgctg
     8521 aggatcaacg ccattctgcg tcggatgcca gagacacctg cacaggacac ggcggcgaag
     8581 attctacatc ttgggcccat tcgctatgat atcgaacgcg gtgagatgtg gcagggcgaa
     8641 gacccggtgc gcctaaccgc gaccgaaagc cagttgatga aaatattctc ggctcaaccc
     8701 ggcgaaccga tcagccgggc caagctggtc gaagatctgg ggcgtgacaa aggtcaggca
     8761 caggagcgcg ctgtggacgt acagatcacc cgcttgcgtc ggaagcttga gcaagatccg
     8821 aagcaacccc ggtatctgca gaccgtacgg ggtgcagggt atatgttggc accggattga
     8881 ttttgccgct gcgcggcgat cttaagcctt cggcgaaggt atttttagcc agatgaagat
     8941 gggatcctga tgaaaaccgc cctattgacc catgcagatt gtttgcacca tgtgacacct
     9001 gagggacatc cggaacgggt tgcgcggttg gagcatatcc tgcatgcgct tgaggggctg
     9061 gatcttcagc gtgtgacggc gccgttggcg gcggatgatg atctgctaag ggtgcatccg
     9121 cagaaccata tcagcgatat tctcgaccat aggcccccgg atgggttcaa gcagattgat
     9181 ggggatacgt tcatgtcacc tggatctgtt gatgcggcct atcgtgcggc gggcgcggtg
     9241 gtgcgggccg ttgatttggt actgaccggc gaagcgccga acgcgttttg cgctattcgg
     9301 cctccggggc atcatgccga gaccgagacg gccatggggt tctgcctgtt tgggaatgcc
     9361 gcgctggctg caaagcacgc gttggatcat cacgggttga accgcgtggc agtggtggat
     9421 ttcgacgtgc atcatggcaa cggcacgcaa gacctgctgt gggatgagaa acgcgctttg
     9481 gtgattacca gccagcagat gcccttgtgg cccggctcgg gccgcccgga tgagaccggt
     9541 gcttatgaga ctgttttgaa cataccattg gctccgggca cgggtggggc cgagatgcgg
     9601 gcagcctatg aggcgcaagc ctttccgcgt ctgcgggcgt tcaggccgga actgatcatt
     9661 atctccgctg ggtttgatgc gcatcaggat gatccgttgg ccaatctcaa ttggtccacg
     9721 ggcgatttcg cctggatcac ggcggagctg tgcaagattg ccgatgaagt gtgtgatggc
     9781 cgtatcgtct cgactctgga aggcggttat gatctgaacg cattggccga ggcgacacgc
     9841 gcccatgtgg aagaactgat aaaggcagca cgatgaccga taccccagtt gaacagatga
     9901 cgttcgaaca agcgatgaaa gagcttgagg ccgtggttgg ccagttggaa cgtggtgatg
     9961 tggcgctgga tcaatcgatt gcgctgtacg aacgtggcgc cgcattgaag aagcgctgcg
    10021 aggatgagct gaagcgtgcc gaggaaaaag tggccgcgat cactctggac gcaggtggcc
    10081 agccaaccgg gacgacgcct gtcgaaggtc agtaaatgtt tcgtgaaaag ctggcacagg
    10141 atgccgcgct gattcagagc catttcgatc tggttctgag cgcgctggat gaactggatg
    10201 tgacccgcgc gatgacctat gccacgcaag gcggcaaacg tctgcgaggg tttctggtac
    10261 tggaaagcgc gcggctgctt ggcgtcggta cagctcgggc aatctggcca gcgacgggta
    10321 tcgaagcgct gcatgcatac tctctggtcc atgacgacct gccttgcatg gatgatgacg
    10381 acctgaggcg tggacgcccg acggtgcacg tgaaatggga tgagggcacc gccgttctgg
    10441 ccggggatgc gctgcagaca cttgcgtttg agctttgcgc tcgaccagag gttggaaacg
    10501 ctgaaatacg cgctgaactg gctctaacgc tcgcaaaagc gagcggcgca cagggtatgg
    10561 ttctgggtca ggcgctggat atcgccgctg agacggcggc ggagccgctg acactggatg
    10621 agattacaca tctgcaagcg ggcaagaccg gtgcgttgat cgaatggtcc gcctgtacgg
    10681 gtgcgcgatt ggcgcaggcc gatcccaccc ccttgcgcca atatgcccag gcgcttgggc
    10741 ttgcctttca gatcgcggat gacattttgg atgtcgaagg agatgccgaa aaggccggaa
    10801 agcggctgca gaaagacgct gaggcgggca aggcgacctt tgtctcgcta ctgggtttgg
    10861 acgccgccag atcccgtgca attgagcttg tggaacaggc ttgtgctgcg ctggacgaac
    10921 atggctccgc tgcagaaacc ttgaagcagg ctgcccgctt cgttattgcc cgggacagct
    10981 aagccaggaa cgccaaatgt ctgaccgccc gaatacgccc ttgttggacc ttgtgagccg
    11041 cccagcggat ctgaagcagt tttcagatgc gcagttgcat caggtcgcac atgagttgcg
    11101 ggccgagacg atttcggcag tgtcggtgac cggagggcat ctgggcgcgg gtctgggtgt
    11161 cgtcgagctg accacggcgt tgcacgcggt attcgacacg ccacgagaca agatcatctg
    11221 ggacgtaggt caccagtgtt atccgcacaa gattctgaca gaacgccggg accgaattcg
    11281 cacccttcgc acaaaagacg gcctgagcgg attcaccaag cgcagtgaaa gcgcctatga
    11341 tccattcggc gctgcacatt ccagtacttc gatcagtgcc gcgctaggct ttgctgtcgc
    11401 gcgtgatctg ggcggcgtta cgcctgaagg gctgggcgat gcgatcgctg tgatcggcga
    11461 tggctctatg tccgccggca tggcctttga ggcgatgaac aacgcaggcc acctgaagaa
    11521 acgcttgatc gtaattctca atgacaatga gatgagcatt gcaccgccgg tgggtgccct
    11581 atcgaactat ctatcgcgca tctatgccga agaaccgttt cacgatctga aagctgctgc
    11641 caaaggtgcg gtgtcgttgc tgccggaacc cttccgcgaa ggggcaaagc gcgccaagga
    11701 tatgctgaag ggcatggcca tgggcgggac gctatttgaa gagctcggct tttcctatct
    11761 tggccccatc gacgggcatg atctggacca gttgctgccg gttctgcgtg cggtcaaggc
    11821 gaaggcaagc ggaccgatcc tgatccatgt gttgaccaag aaaggcaagg ggtatgcccc
    11881 cgccgaacag gcccgcgaca agggtcacgc gaccgccaag ttcgatgtgg tgacgggcga
    11941 gcagaaaaag gcgccttcga acgcgccttc ctatacctcg gtctttggca agacactggt
    12001 cgatgaagca gcgcgggatg acaagatcgt cgcggttaca gccgcgatgc cggacggtac
    12061 cgggctgaac ctgtttgccg agcgctatcc gtcgcgctgt ttcgacgttg cgattgccga
    12121 acagcatggc gtgaccttct cggctgcgct ggccgccggg ggcatgaaac cattctgtgc
    12181 gatgtattcg accttcctgc agcgtggcta tgatcaggtt gtgcatgatg tggcgatcca
    12241 acgcctgccg gtgcgatttg ccatcgaccg tgcgggtctg gttggggcag acggtgcgac
    12301 ccatgcgggg tcgtttgata ttgcttacat ggccaacctt ccgggtatgg ttgtcatggc
    12361 ggctgcagat gaggccgaat tgatgcacat ggtcgccact gcggtggcac atgacgatgg
    12421 cccgatcgct ttccggtatc ctcgcggcga aggagcgggc gttgatctgc ccgagcgcgg
    12481 agaagtattg gagatcggca agggccggtt gatccagaaa ggcgcccggg tggcgctgct
    12541 gtctttcggt acgcggctgg ccgaggtgca gaaagcagca gaggcgctat cggcgcgcgg
    12601 gatcaagccc accatcgccg atgcacgctt tgccaaaccg ctggatcggg acctgatcct
    12661 tgatctggct gccaatcacg aggcactgat caccatcgag gaaggggcca tcggcggctt
    12721 tggcagccat gttgcgcaat tgcttgcgga tgagggcatg tttgacgaag ggttgaagta
    12781 tcgctcgatg gtgctgccgg atatcttcat cgatcaggcg agcccggcgg atatgtacgc
    12841 cgtcgcagga atgaacgcag aacagatcga ggcaaaggtt ctctcggttc ttggcgttgc
    12901 tacaatcggt gagaaacgcg cctgatattc gggtgctgcc gcccctggat gctgaaaaaa
    12961 taagcagctc aaaaatgatc taggtcaatt ccttacacgc tgtgttacgc taacacccga
    13021 gtcaggcagg ccaacccctg tcgatcactc aaaggtcgcg agcgaatgaa caagctagcc
    13081 agccgacgcg cattcctgaa agggaaagtg ctgcgcgagg atacatcagc catccaccca
    13141 ccgggtgcgg tgaccgagtt tcttgagctt tgcacccaat gcgacgaatg ccgcgaggcc
    13201 tgccctgaag atatcatccg tttcgacgcg caaggctggc ctgttgtgca attggatgca
    13261 ggcccctgca ctttttgcgg tgattgcgcc aacgcttgcc cgaccggggc gctgaatcct
    13321 gaacacgtgg ctgattggcc ttggcgcgct gcggtgtcgg cctcttgcct gtcgatgaat
    13381 ggtgtcagct gtcgggtttg tcaggatgtg tgcgaccaaa acgcgatccg ctttcggctg
    13441 caaaccggtg gtcgtgctga acccaaactc gacaccgata tttgtaccgg ctgtggcgct
    13501 tgtgccagcg cctgtcctgc cggttctgtc agcttcgaac gccacacccc gcccgctcag
    13561 gaggtagcct tatgaatatc tgtggatgcc tcgtccatgt aacccccgaa accacgcaga
    13621 gtgcacaggc cgcgattgca agtacaaacg gggcagaagt tcacgcggca tccgaggatg
    13681 gccgcattgt tgttgtggtc gaggatacgc cggaaaaaat ggcgtccgag acgatcatgg
    13741 atctgcatca gatcccgggt gtgatctctc tgaccctgac ctaccaccat ttcgaagacc
    13801 tcgcggagac ccgtccgcac cttaatgctt ctcgccagat ctaaagccgg agacccatgt
    13861 catgaccatc tctgaatccc gccggacctt cttgaaatca accgccgccg ctgcgacagc
    13921 atcagccgca ggacttcctc ttgcgaccgg acaagccagc gctcaggtcg gcaaccctga
    13981 tatccgttgg gacaaagccg cctgccggtt ctgcggcacc ggatgctcgg ttctggttgg
    14041 caccaaagac gggcgcgtgg tcgccacgca aggcgacccg gatgcgccgg tgaaccgcgg
    14101 tctgaactgt atcaagggct atttcctgtc caagatcatg tacggcaaag accgcctgac
    14161 cacgccgatg ctgcgcaaaa ccaacggcga atatgacaag aacggtgaat tcgaacccgt
    14221 cagctgggac gaagccttcg acgtcatggc tgccaagtgg aaagaggccc ttgccaagaa
    14281 aggcccgacc agtgtcggca tgttcggttc gggccagtgg accgtttggg agggctacgc
    14341 tgctgccaaa ctgatgaagg ctggtttccg gtccaacaac atcgacccga acgcgcgcca
    14401 ctgtatggcc tcggcggttg tcggcttcat gcgcaccttc ggcattgatg aaccaatggg
    14461 ctgctatgac gatttcgagc acgcagacac attcgtgctc tggggctcga acatggccga
    14521 gatgcacccg attctgtggt cacgcctgac cgacacacgt ctgaccaaac caggatccga
    14581 agtgcatgta ctgtcgacct atgaacaccg ctcgttcgag ttggccgaca atggaatggt
    14641 ctttgcgccg cagaccgatc tggcgatcct gaactatatc gccaactaca ttatccagaa
    14701 cggcgcggtg aacgaagagt tcgtcaacaa acacgtcaac atcaccaaga ccgccaccga
    14761 tattggctat ggactgcgcg ataacaaccc gctgcaggaa gaggcagaga atccaaactc
    14821 tggcaagatg gagccgatca gcttcgaaga atatgccgaa gcggtatcgg aatacacgct
    14881 ggagtacaca tcggaactct caggtgttcc tgccgctcag cttgagcgtc tggcccagca
    14941 atatgccgac cccaaccgca aagtgatgag cctgtggacc atgggcttca accagcacac
    15001 tcgcggatcg tgggtgaact cgctgatgta caatgtgcac ctgctggtgg gtaagatttc
    15061 cgaacccgga aactcgccct tctcgctcac cggtcaaccc tcggcctgtg gtacggcacg
    15121 tgaggtcgga accttcgctc accgtctgcc ggctgatatg gttgttgcaa acgacaagca
    15181 ccgcgagatt tgcgagaccg cgtggaaaat tcctgcgggc accatcccac ccaaacccgg
    15241 attccacgcc gttttgcagc accgcaagct gaaggacggc gatctgaatg cctattgggt
    15301 gcagtgcacc aacaacatgc aggccgcgcc caatatcaac gaagaaggct atcccggcta
    15361 tcgcaacccg gagaacttca ttgccgtctc cgatccctat cctactgtaa cagccctgtc
    15421 ggctgacctg atcctgccta ccgccatgtg ggtcgagaag gaaggcgcct atggcaacgc
    15481 cgagcgtcgc acccaattct ggcggcaaca ggtcaaagct ccgggcgaag cgaaatccga
    15541 tctgtggcag ttgatggagt tctccaaacg cttcaccgtt gaagaggttt ggggcgagga
    15601 actgctggca accatgccag aacatcgtgg taagaccatg tatgacgtgc tgttcgccaa
    15661 tggcacgatc gacaagttcc cgctgtcaga gaccgcagag ggtttcgaca acgacgagtc
    15721 cgagcacttt ggctactacg tgcaaaaggg cctgttcgag gaatatgccg agtttgggcg
    15781 cggccacgcg cacgatctgg ccccattcga aacctaccac caggcgcgtg gcctgcgctg
    15841 gccagtcgtg gatggcaagg aaacactgta ccgcttccga gaaggctatg atccgtatgt
    15901 gcctgaaggc gaagacgtga aattctatgg ccataaggac ggcaaggcca agatcatctt
    15961 cgcgccatac gaacccgccc ccgaggtacc ggatgaggaa ttcaacctgt ggctctgcac
    16021 cgggcgtgtg ctggaacatt ggcattcagg ttcgatgacc cgccgcgtgc ccgaactgca
    16081 ccgctcctat cccgccgccg ttgtctacat gcacccggat gatgcgcgcg accgcggtct
    16141 gcgccgcggg caggagatcg ttctttccac ccgccgcggc gaagttaaca gccgggtcga
    16201 aacccgaggc cggaacaaag tgccgcgtgg cctggtgttc atgccatggt tcgacgaagg
    16261 ccagttgaca aacaagctga ctttggacgc gacctgcccg ctctcgaaag agaccgactt
    16321 caagaaatgc gcttgtaagg tcgagcgcgc gtaaaaggct ggcaaggcaa aggtcgtccc
    16381 catgtctcgt gttggcacac ccctttcgcc gcagcggcgc cggttcctgc aggactcagc
    16441 gcgcgcagcg ggtggctgcg tagcagccgg gtccttgctg gcctggctgg cgcgggacgc
    16501 acgggcgttg ccggccgagg cattgcgccc ccccggtgcc ttgccggaaa aagactttct
    16561 gtcagcctgc atccgctgtg gtctgtgcgt gcgagagtgt ccctatgaca cgctgaaact
    16621 ggccgagctg ggtgtcgatg cggtggccac cggcacgccg tatttcaccg cccgcgatat
    16681 cccttgcgaa atgtgtgacg acatcccctg cgtcgctgcc tgcccgaccg gggcgctgga
    16741 cccgggactg gacaatatcg acgacgccaa gatgggtgtc gccgttctgg tcgatcagga
    16801 aaactgccta aacttcttcg gcctgcgctg cgatgtctgt taccgcgtct gccccgtcat
    16861 cgacgaggcc attacgctgg agaccgaaca caacgcccgc tcaggcagtc atgcaatctt
    16921 cattccaacc gttcacgccg atcattgcac cggctgcggc gtttgcgaga aaagctgcgt
    16981 tctgcccgaa gcggcgatca aggtgctgcc cgcccgattg gctcggggca gcagcgccga
    17041 tcactaccgc aagggctggg aagagaaaga agccaaaggc gcgcccgtcg tcgaaggtat
    17101 catcgatttg cctgatcgcc tgccgggacc gggcaccgat aaccttgtcg caccgggcgg
    17161 gtttgagccc agcttcaaat tgccggaggt cactcaatga ccgtccgcac aaacatgccg
    17221 ctggggcatg aagctatcgc cgccaaaggt tggctgagtg cccataaata cctgctgctg
    17281 cgccgcgcca gccaggtgtt cttcctggta ctgttcctgt tgggcccgtg gttcggcctc
    17341 tggatcgtgc agggcactct ggccgggtcg ctgaccctag gcgtactgcc cctgaccgat
    17401 ccgtttgtct ttctgcaaag tctgatcgca gggcactggc ccgagctgac cgccgccatt
    17461 ggtgccgtca tcgttctggt tacctacgcg ctggtcggag gccgcgtcta ttgctcgtgg
    17521 gtctgcccga tcaaccctgt aaccgacggc gcgcactggc tgcaccgcaa gctgggcctg
    17581 caaaaaggct ggcagcccaa acgcggaacg cggctgtgga tcatggccac cgtgctggtc
    17641 gtgtccggcc tgtccggcgc aattgcatgg gaactggtca acccgatcac catgctgcat
    17701 cgcggactga tctttggcat gggcttcgtc tgggcgatgg tcgccgcgat cttcctgttt
    17761 gacttgcttg tctcgcgcca tggatggtgc ggccatgtct gccccgtagg cgcattctac
    17821 ggactggtgg gcagcaaggc gatgctgcgg gtcagcgccg ccaatcgcaa cgcctgtgac
    17881 gattgcatgg actgctacgc ggtttgcccg gaaaaccatg tgatctctcc ggcgctgaaa
    17941 ggcaaagaca acccgctgat cctgtcgccc gactgcacca attgcggtcg ctgcatcgat
    18001 gtctgcgctg aagacgtttt caaattcacc catcggttcg acgccctgac cgtcgcgcca
    18061 ccggaatcaa ccgccgcgcc ccagccgcgc gcctcaagac ctttttgaag gagtgagaag
    18121 atgaaaaagc cgatcctagt gggccttgcc ctgatcccgc cgctgctcct cggtggcctg
    18181 gccctcgcgc agtctgccgg agttaacagc ctacgcggtg ccgaagtcga tgagcccgcc
    18241 gtcctggatc aggtgcatcg gacagtcgaa ggccgtatgc agcgcaatta tcgccagcag
    18301 ccgccgctga tcccacattc gatcgaacag taccagatcg acctgcgtac caatcagtgc
    18361 ctctcctgcc atgactggac caaggctggt gaacgcaacg ctccgacgtt gtcgatgact
    18421 cactatctgg accgcgaagg gcgagagttg gatcagatcg ccggcacacg gtatttctgc
    18481 aatcagtgcc acgtaccaca ggccgatgcg ctgcctctgg tcgataacac ttttgaacct
    18541 tcctccggaa actgaacaca ggtcgaaaag gagagcgcga catgtccgac tcccaagaaa
    18601 aacaaggact catccggcgc ctctggacct ggttctggag cccgatcgcc gtcctcagtg
    18661 tcggctttac actactggcc gggtttctag caggcatcct gttctggggt gggttccact
    18721 gggcactgga attgaccaac acggaagagt tctgcgtatc ctgccacacg atggaaacca
    18781 atctgggcga atatcgggaa acggtccatt acaataacga ttccggcgtg cgggccatct
    18841 gttccgattg ccacgtcccg gacgagtgga accacaagat caaagccaag atcatggccg
    18901 tgaaggacgt ctaccacgaa ctggcaggca ccatcagcac gaaagagaag tatgaggacc
    18961 atcgtctttc catggcgtcg gccgtatgga agaagatgaa ggaatccgac agccgcgaat
    19021 gccgcaactg ccacaacttt gactatatgg acttcaccct tcaggaaacc cgcgcagcca
    19081 gcgaacacca gcgcgcaatc gacaccggca tgacctgcat cgattgccac cagggcatcg
    19141 cacacagtct cccacccaat tatttggaaa cgtatgagaa gattgcgaaa gaggtagatg
    19201 gtgaggttct gcaggaacac gctgcagcat caggggacga catccgcgcg ttcctgaaca
    19261 aaagctcgga acaaggtggg gactgagatg ttagagatac ttggaaccat cggcggtaac
    19321 gtactgggtc tgcccggcat tctgggtctg gcactgggaa tgatgacgcg ccaatactgg
    19381 ttgggcgcac tgatgggtgg attggttggc ctgatcgcgc ctctgctctt tgccggttgg
    19441 cagatttccc acgttggaac gatagcgctg ctgatcgcaa ttatcgttgg tctctgcgcc
    19501 ggaagtctgg gcaccgccat tcgccgcaag ggcgcaaccg tctgaagtgg ttggtcgggc
    19561 ccggcggcaa ttccggggtc accgccccca gttttccgcc ggatcgcttt ccgcatagtc
    19621 ccgcaaaagc gcgatatccg agatttcggc gtggttgcgg ttgatcttca cacccaccgc
    19681 cttgagccgc gaaaacgccc ggctcaggct ttccggcttc atccccagac ggcctgcgat
    19741 gagcatcttg tcgtagggca gcaaaacctc gcatccgcct ttgtcgctgt cgcagagatt
    19801 caacaaaaac tcggccacgc gttgcgctcc agtctgagcc ttgagttgct ctagctgcgc
    19861 caccaacgag tgaagatggg taaaggtcgc ggccagaata gaaataccga tctcagggtc
    19921 ctctctcatc aatgagatca ggatcggact ggggatatgc atgacatcac aggccgatac
    19981 ggcctcggcg gatacaggat agggaacgtt acgcagagct acggcctcac caaagctgtc
    20041 accacgtttg aagacgctca cgacggcttc ggccccggtg ggggtcatgc ggaacagctt
    20101 gacccaaccc tcaagcacga cgtggatggc ctgcgctttt tcctcctgca ggaatattgt
    20161 ctcaccacgg tcatactgac gccagatcgc gtggctcagc agtgtttcca catgctgttc
    20221 cggtaaactg cgcagcagca gcgactgacg tgcgatcgct ttttgtgctt cgtgagacaa
    20281 gagaataccc ctgttatttc ctgccggcgc atgggcgcgg tcggtccatc cctgttccac
    20341 gctatgccag agccggcagt tgtgcaccat agttttatgt tgcctaaact tgactattgt
    20401 catgttgcgg cttggttcgc tgccctattc tcggctcaaa gccagtattc cggggagcac
    20461 gtaacatgga ctacgagcgt tatttcagtc aaagcctcag tgaccttcgg gatgaaggga
    20521 actatcgtgt tttcatagac ttgcaacgtc gctgtggttc tttcccgaac gcgcgtcaga
    20581 cggatggatc tgtccagcga aatgtgcgga tctggtgttc gaatgactat ctcggcatgg
    20641 gtcagcaccc atctgttatc gatgcaatgc atgacgcatt ggatcgctgc ggcgcggggg
    20701 ccgggggcac gcgaaacata tcaggcacca ctcacgacca cgtgctgctt gaggccgaac
    20761 tggccgatct gcatggaaag gaagccgcgc ttctgtttac ttccgggtat gtttcgaatt
    20821 gggcagccct tggcactctc gccgcgaaaa tccccggcct gatcgtattc tctgatgcac
    20881 tgaaccatgc ctcgatgatc gaaggcattc gccactcgcg ggcgcagaag gtgatctgga
    20941 aacacaacga tctggatgac cttgaaacca aactggccgc agctgatccc gatgcgccaa
    21001 agatgatcgc gttcgagtcg gtctattcga tggatggtga catcgccccc atcaaagaga
    21061 tttgcgatct cgccgacaaa tacggcgcga tgacctatct ggatgaggtt catgccgttg
    21121 gcctctatgg ggcacgcggc ggtggtatcg ctgaacgaga aggcctcatg gatcgcctga
    21181 cggtgatcga aggcacgctt ggtaaagcgt tcggtgtggt gggcgggtat attgctgcct
    21241 cggctgcgct gtgcgatttc gtgcgcagct tcgccagcgg gtttattttt accaccgccc
    21301 tgccaccatc gatcgcggcc ggggccgcgg cctcgatccg gcatttgaaa caatcgaatg
    21361 ctgaacgcga cctgcagaaa gcccgtgtat cgcaggttcg ggctcgtttg gatgcggaag
    21421 gtattcctca tattcctaac cccagccaca tcatcccggt gatggttggc gatccggtga
    21481 agtgcaagtt catctcggac acgctgctgg aagagttcgg catctacatt cagccgatca
    21541 attatcccac cgtaccaaaa gggaccgagc gtctgcggat cacgccgtct ccggtacata
    21601 cggatgagga tatcgagcat ctggttggcg cgctgtccac cctctggcaa cgctgtcaga
    21661 ttgcgcgcat gccgatggca gcccagtaac caagaagcgc cccctagcgt aatacttcgc
    21721 cgtctccccg gaggcggcgt tttttgagtc agatcaggta gagggcgaag acaatgatgg
    21781 caaagcccgt cagcaccatg gtgacacctc gcagccaggc cgggctgttt acgagatcaa
    21841 gataacaagc caggataacg cgacatttcg ccagtgcgag gaccagaata caccccgcca
    21901 gaacggctgg cgggatgggc agcacagtca gcagtgctga tgcgacgctg agcaccaaaa
    21961 gggtcagcca tgcacgtgtg agcgaattat ggagcgccct tcgccagtat ttgggaaaag
    22021 atggtgctgc aggcatcgga attatcccag caggtagatc acggggaaaa gcaggatcca
    22081 gaccagatcg accatgtgcc agaattgtgc acctgcctca atgttgcgtg gatcgtcacg
    22141 ccaggcgacc agcagcagga taccgacccc tgccaacaca tgtgcggcgt gaaacccggt
    22201 cagcagataa tagaacagga aaaatgggtg ggtctcatgg gtgatcccct gtgcagcttt
    22261 gcccgcgtat tccgcacctt tgatgatcag gaacacgaca cccagcgcgg cggcagtgat
    22321 caaggccatt cgagccacgc cccggcgcgc gatttttcgc cactgcagcg cctgcgccgc
    22381 cagatagccc gaagtgacca gcaccaccgt gttgagcgct gcccctgtcc ggtaaaggtg
    22441 cgattgagcc tcggcaaatc ctgtcgggtc ggtcaggcgc acgcccataa aggcaatcag
    22501 gcccgcgccg aaaaccagca attccgagat gatcagaacc cacatcagca gctcgcccgg
    22561 aagctcatcg atcaaagagg cgtcgctcat gctccaacca gttggcggta gatctgaggc
    22621 agggccatga tcagccggtg cgggtcgggg atgacggcga agccgccttg accgaacatg
    22681 cgcgggaacc agcttttgcc ggttttgtcg atggtaacgc caaagaccga ttgccctgcc
    22741 ctacgcgcct cgcgcacggc catgcaggtg tcttcgatac cgtggcgacc ctcgtaatgg
    22801 tccaggtcgt tgggtttgcc gtcagtgatg atcaatagca accggcgttt gcgcgattgg
    22861 ctggccagat cggcggaaca atggcgtatt gcggcgccga ggcgggtata gtggccgggg
    22921 cgcagcgagg cgatgcgctg ttccaccaaa ctacccatcg gctcatcgaa gcgtttacag
    22981 cgctgcacgt aaacccgctg gcgtttcagc gagctgaagg cgtggatggc gaaatcgtcg
    23041 ccgcaggcgt tcagacccca ggcgagtgcc gcaagagcct cgcgttcaat gtcgattacg
    23101 gcgcggcctg tgacggcgct ttcggtcgag cggctgacat ccagcaggat agacaccgcc
    23161 agatcgcgtg cctcggggcg cgattgcatc caaatgcgtt cggtgccttc gccattggca
    23221 caacggtcta cctgcgcccg aacggctgcc tcgatatcca attggtcacc atccagatga
    23281 ccacgcgtca tcacgcggcc cgggcgcagc gcctcgaact ggcgtttcac ggcgcggatg
    23341 cggcgggcag tggcggggtc tttgccgaac tcggcggcat cttcgcgaat ctcggcatcc
    23401 gaggtcagaa cgttgacatg atcgggcaag tattggccga tgcgcacgtc ccattcggga
    23461 tacaaaaccc gtcccgacag gcgttcgcgg ttcacgtcct ccggagcgag gtccagatga
    23521 agtttcagtt tggtcggcgg cgccttcgag atctgaccca agccaatctc ttcctgatca
    23581 tcggcggctt tcttggcgtt atcaggatcg tcatcgtcga tgcgccggtt gatgttcagg
    23641 aactcagccc aactgaggat cgcttcgaac ttgtgcagga tgaaactgtc gctgcggttg
    23701 gcctgatccg atttgcggcg gcgggcacgg tgggtttttt cgccggattc ctcgggcggt
    23761 ccttcggttt cggggttctc cacttcgtta tgttcggaga acccgaccgg gcgcaactcg
    23821 ggccacagcg ggacaggccg gaaatgctga tagctgcgcg gggcggtgag gtcgtcatcc
    23881 aacgctagaa gatgttcagc ctttggcgac aaaggcgcgg ggtcgcccag catgtggcgg
    23941 accagttctt caaccgctgc ctcgacgggt ggcagcccgg aaatgtcgcg ttgatacaga
    24001 acgcccttgc acagctcggt ataaagcggg cgcaggccgg gggcgttgtg caacgccgcc
    24061 tcgaccatct gtcgggcggc gacaagcgca tgcaggtcgg cgcgcaacgg gtcgtcttcg
    24121 tcgatacgag ttccggcatg tgcagcggcg gcggccagcc agacataaag cgcaccgttg
    24181 gcttcacgcg cgggaaacac cgccagccga tccggcaaac gcagaacttc gccatcgaac
    24241 gacgcacgcg gcatcatctc ggcctcggtt gccagacgac gacgccaccc cagacggtgg
    24301 cgcgaaatct cgggcgagac cgggcgcaat tctacgcccg gactaccccc aagtcctcga
    24361 aagaggactg ccagccgccc tgcgacctct gagaggtcga ccgcggctcc atcatgcact
    24421 tcaggtgcat caaggcgact ggcaagggtg tgccacagtt tcccgatcgt ttcttcgggt
    24481 tcccatggct caaaatcgat cctgaccatc ggccggcctc acccaaagac agccgtgaca
    24541 agatcgagga gcccgcgttt gatatcctca tcatcagtca gaggttcgat cattgcggcg
    24601 aggatggcgc ggtcggtgga catgccctgt gcgatcagcg tcgcggcata aacgaccagc
    24661 cgggtggaca cgccttcctc aaggtcctga cccttaagcc cgcgcaactt tcctgcaagg
    24721 cgtaccagcg gtttacagcg ttcaagcggc agaccgcttt cttgcgcgac gacttcggcc
    24781 tccatctcgg gcgaaggaaa gtcgaattcc agcgagatta accgctgcct ggtcgagggt
    24841 ttcagggttt tcaggatatt ctggtatccg gggttgtacg aggccaccag catgaagccg
    24901 ggcgcggcct caagctcttc gccggtgcgg tcgatcggca ggatgcgccg gtcatcggtc
    24961 agcgggtgca gcacaacggt gacgtccttg cgggcttcga ccacctcatc aaggtagcag
    25021 atcgcgcctt cgcgcaccgc acgagtcaga gggccatcaa cccagacggt ttcgccgccc
    25081 ttcaacaggt agcgaccgat caggtcggcg gcggcgaggt catcgtggca ggccacggtg
    25141 taaagcgggc ggccaagctt ggcagccata tgggccacaa agcgggtctt gccgcaacct
    25201 gttgggcctt tcagcaagac cggcaggtcg ttgttgtagg cggcggtgaa cacatcgcat
    25261 tcatcgcttt gggcgaggta gaagggggcg ttcgccgccc cctcattcag tttcatggag
    25321 ccatccatat ccattactcc gcaggggttt cagaggcacc gggttcaatc acctctttcc
    25381 ggggcaccca gatcgagtag atgaacagca gcgcaccaag gaccacgacc acaccagagc
    25441 caagacgcat ccagtagaag atcgcgatct ggtcctgcac gtccatgaag tagtcaccga
    25501 ccacacgttg catgtgagtc tgcacggtac caccgaaggt caggacgaag gtcatgaaga
    25561 ccatgccgct ggtcataagc cagaacgagc ccatgttcag aacctgattg tagggatcac
    25621 ggttcttcag gatcggcatc gcatagctga agatcgccag gttgaggcag acataagcac
    25681 cgtagaaagc caggtgaccg tgggctgcgg tgatctgcgt gccatgggta tagtagttca
    25741 ccccgtgcag cgtgtgcagg aagccccaga caccggcacc gaagaaggca agcgttgcac
    25801 agcccagtga ccacagcaga gcagccttgt tcgggtggtc acgacggccc ttccagacca
    25861 tgacgaaggc aaaggccatc atcgcgaaga acgggatcac ctcgaggctt gagaagatcg
    25921 aaccgatcca ctgccaatag ccgggtgtac cgatccaata gtagtggtga cctgtcccaa
    25981 ggatgcccga gaacagcgcg gcggcgacga tgacatagag ccatttctcg accacctcac
    26041 ggtcaacgcc cgtaagcttc agcatcaggt aggccaggat cgaggccatg atcagctccc
    26101 atacgccttc gacccatagg tggacgacat accaccagta ttgcttgtcc aaggacaggt
    26161 tgcccgggtt gtagaaagca aacaggaaca gcagcgccag accccagagg cccagaacaa
    26221 ggatgctcga aatcgccgtc ttcttgccct tcagaacggt cagtgacacg ttgtaaagga
    26281 acatcagcgc ggccacgacg atgcccgcct tgacccattt gggttgttca aggaactcgc
    26341 gcccctcttt gcccagcagc cagttgcctt cgaacaggtt gaagacatag gtcacgacca
    26401 cgcccagcgt gccaaccaca agaataatca actgcagata ggccagcttg gtcgaatgga
    26461 tctcgcgctc ggtctcttcg gggatcagga agtaggccgc accgaagaag cccagcagca
    26521 gccagacgat cagagagttg gtgtgcagca tccgtacgat attgaacggc agaagctcac
    26581 tcaggaagtt cgggaataca tagatgaaac cggccagcag gccgccgatt acctgtaccg
    26641 cgaacagggc catcgctact gcgaagtagg cgtaggcgat tttttgggat tcgtatttca
    26701 ttgctccgtt ccctttctca gcctgcctcg ttgggcggcc agccctgcgc atcgatgttg
    26761 tccgtccaga tcaagaagtt ggtcagatcg cggatctctt cgtcgctgag gttgaaattg
    26821 ggcatctgcc gacgaccggg aatgccggtc ggctgcgcct ccatccagcc cttgagcgct
    26881 tcaaaggccg attccgggtc gtccagcaca ccccagcggg tcatcacatt cccgacttcc
    26941 ggcgcgtagt aggcgccctc gcccaggatc gtgtgacagt tgatgcaggc atgtttttcc
    27001 cagacatgtt tgccccgaac cacactggca tcaagcttcg ccgaattctc ggagttgacg
    27061 atgtaccagt gcgagtgggc cgacagggcc aggaagatga ggatgaagaa cagtgacccg
    27121 ccatagaata tgttgcgagc catgctcttt gtcatgactt ctcgcattgc gctctccttt
    27181 gcgcagatta gctagtctga tgacaatggc gggtgggtcg cagggctgcc ttaacgaaag
    27241 tcaagcatgc caaagtaagc gcggaattgg acacctgtgg tcataattgc gtcagtatca
    27301 ctaaaatgcc ctcagattgc cttgaaaaat agtacttaga acagcatgtt tccggacgtt
    27361 cgaacagttg aagcgagcgt tctcgatata ttggtgaata gaggtgcgta gatggcacct
    27421 gaagcgtggt ggttaaagaa tggcgaacta ctcatacatc ggatacgcac ccggcgtcat
    27481 tacggtgaat acaattgggc ctgatacgat caccctggac gcaagctatg accccgcgac
    27541 ggaccgaagg gtattcaatg ttgaggacga ggccggtggt ttcattcgaa atgggtttgg
    27601 cccgccagtt cccgataccg gggatgtttt caacggcgac agattcaaca acgaaaatgg
    27661 cgacgacgat acacagatcg gaacggtaac aaaccttgat ggttcgacaa cgtttctgag
    27721 cggcgacatc tatctggaag aatcctacat tctgacgaat cccggcggtg ggacaatcac
    27781 tgtgtacctt gtcgaggttg aaggaaccaa cgctggctac ataacctctg agcccctaga
    27841 tcccggggtg acgtattcga tgagcgtcgt caacgttaca ccgagcaacg caccggacac
    27901 gactgacccc ggttccatcg ttgatgttcc ttgtttctcc gccggaacgc ttatcgcgac
    27961 acctgatggt gatgtcgcga tagaaacgct ttccgctggt gacaaggttg tcaccttgga
    28021 tcatggacca caaccaattc gctggatcgg cgcgcgcgct ctggataggt ctgaatttgc
    28081 gctcaatccc aagctgcgcc cgatccgaat cacagcgggc agcctgggaa gcaacctgcc
    28141 gcgacgtgat ctgttggtct cgccgcagca tcgcatgttg atccgttcga gtatcgccgt
    28201 tcgcatgttc gacagcgagg aggttctggt cccagcccat aagctggtcg gcatacatgg
    28261 cataaccgtc gacgagacag ctcagggcgt ggtgtatttc catattctgt tcgaccggca
    28321 tgagatcgtg cttgcggaag gcgcgccgtc agaaagccta ttcacaggca agcaagcctt
    28381 gaaaggaata cagcccgagg cgctggccga aattgttgcg ctcttcccag agttagcttt
    28441 gccagaccat caaccaatcg cagcccgcca gattccaaaa cgcggaagac aaatccatac
    28501 tttgctgcaa cggcatatta aaaatgacag ggcgttgctc cgaccttctt aatctaagaa
    28561 ccgttgctca ggccgctaga cgtggcccgg tcaacgcggg ccacatcgca accagataca
    28621 agacgatggc gcagatccac agcccatctg aggccagcat cgcaaccaga tatccctggt
    28681 caaacgccga cccgacccag cgcaaaactg cggctgccgc catcaaaccg taagcgatcg
    28741 ccatgggtgg cgaggccacg agggcacggc cactatggcc gagggcggcc cgactcatca
    28801 cggcaagggt catgccgccg acgcaaccaa tgcccagaac atgcagcgcc ccgatctcgc
    28861 tgccgaaccc ctgcactgcc agcccccaca ggatcaggcc cagcgccagc atgcccagcc
    28921 cgagatgcaa cgcgatcaga atcggctgcc gcagtgccca gcgtgcgcgc caacgtgcca
    28981 tgcgcaggat ctgagcaacg ccaagcatca gcgcgatagc gcctgataca ggtccgattc
    29041 caaagacgag cacgctcagc ggcagtgaca gtgcaagccc catggcggct ttatcaaacg
    29101 ctcctaccga aataggccag ttggattcgg gctctcccgc gcgtttcatc gcatttcggg
    29161 tgaaagctgg cgtaatgcgc ccaccaagta tcgcgattag gctgcaaagc gtcagcaacc
    29221 ccgcccgcaa tccgatgtcc agcgtatcgc tggtcgcacc gatccactct aaatgggtta
    29281 acaagttggc aatccagatc gcactgagca gcaaaaggaa taccatgttc tgcggtttgg
    29341 ggcgtcggat cagctgagta gcaatctttg ccgccagaat tggaacaaag accagatcga
    29401 acacagcgac cagaacaggc ggcagcgcac cggagaacca catcgctacc cgcccggcca
    29461 accagagacc tgcagccagc atgatgaacc gggcgcgcgc ctctggggtc ccggtccagt
    29521 tgggaacagc cgtcagaaaa aacccgccca gagctgctgt ggcatagcca aagatcatct
    29581 catgcgcgtg ccacattggg ggactcatgg aataggttgg gtcttcgtat ccgaccaacc
    29641 cggtctgcgt catcaaccaa aaaccccacg cgcctcccgc gaacagacca aaaagtccgg
    29701 cggacaggaa aaagatgcga aacccctcgc ccaatacgcg cgcgatcact gccgacatgc
    29761 ctgttctcct cggcctcaat ggctgttgga acaggtttag caagaccgac cagcgatgga
    29821 cttaaccgaa atcaagcatc cgacaaacat gtccctgaaa ctcaggtttt ccctttgttt
    29881 tatggctcat tatagcccgt caatttccaa tttgcgcgcg ttccgttgac tttcgtcaag
    29941 gatgacaaac gcgtgatgtt tcaccctagg acctgcctca ccagcaaatg gagagtgatc
    30001 atgtcacttg gaatcagcta caacagaact ggccgcgcct taggggtcgg tttggcaatg
    30061 ttgctgggca gcgtcgctgc gccagtcttt gccgaagagc caaccctgag caaggaagcc
    30121 tttgaatcat caaaacaact ttactttgaa cgctgcgccg gttgtcacgg tgtgttgcgc
    30181 aaaggggcga caggtaaaag ccttgagccg ctggttgaaa cgaagaatga cgatggtacc
    30241 gtaaccgagt cgggcaccct gaaactgggg caggagcggc tggaaaaaat catcgcatgg
    30301 ggcaccgaag gcgggatgaa caacttctcg gacgtgatgt ccgaagaaga aatccgcgat
    30361 atggcgacct acatccagat ggagccaccc caaccaccgg aaatgtcgct tgagcagatg
    30421 atggcgaccc gcaaggtcta tgtcgaaccc gaagattacc cgaccgagcc gctgcatggc
    30481 cgcaactggg aaaacttctt cgtggtcatc gagcgtgacg tgggcaaggt ggccgtgatc
    30541 gacggtgaca ccaaggaagt gctggcgcat atcccgaccg gttatgcggt gcacgtcctg
    30601 aaagcgtccg agcaccataa actggaagaa cccgaaaatc cgggccgctt ctggtacacc
    30661 atgggccgtg acggcaagat gaccaagatc gacctgtggc agaagcctga aaacatgctg
    30721 gttgccgagg ttaccattgg ttacgacgcc cgcgacgtgg ccgtatcggg cgatggtaaa
    30781 tacgtcatcg gtggcgccta ttggccccct catttcgcca tcgtcgacgc cgaaaccatg
    30841 gagccgaaaa aggttgtctc gacccggggt tacaacgtgg acggggatta tgtggaagag
    30901 gcccgcgtgg ccgccatcta caccaccccg aacgagccca catggatcgt ggccgtcaag
    30961 gagctcggtc agctttggca ggtggactac tccgatctgg acaacctgcg tatcgacaag
    31021 atcgacagcg caaagttcct gcatgacggg ttctttgatc cgaccggccg ttatttccag
    31081 atcgccgcaa acgcgtcgaa caagatggtc gtggtcgata ccgagactca taagctggaa
    31141 gctatgatcg ataccgcgcc gctgccgcac cccggcccgg gcgccaactg ggatgacccg
    31201 aattgcggtc ctgttgccgg tacgacccac ctgggcgaag gcacggttac cgtttggggc
    31261 aacgaccccg aaggccgccc ggacgatgcc tggaaagtct gctacgaggt ggaaaccgac
    31321 ggacccggtc tgttcatccg gacccatccg aactcggact acatctgggc cgaccagacc
    31381 aagcaccccg agcctgagat ccagcaatcg gtgcaggtca tcgacaaggc aaccggtgag
    31441 atcgtgaaaa cgatccagat cacagaagaa gaaggcaacg tcgccgtcca cttcgagttc
    31501 aaccaagacg gatccgaggt ctgggtgtcc aagtggaacc gctcgacctc gaaagagcca
    31561 aatggtgaga tcgtgatctt cgacgccaag acgctggaag agatcggccg cgtgaaagga
    31621 ctgtttgcac ccaccggcaa gttcaacgtc tacaaccgtt cgaaccacgt cacctgacgg
    31681 gttttgtact cagcaccgga aagggcgggc ccctcgcccg ccctttcctc gtttgactca
    31741 tcagccaaat ccacaggcct gacatccagg gccagaaaaa gaagccaaaa cggagaccgg
    31801 atatgacctc cgaaccggaa aagaaaaaac caatctggcg ccggtatttc ctgtggggaa
    31861 tgcccgtggc cgggatcgct gcggcctttg ccgccggcat catcttctgg ggcgggttca
    31921 acaccgctat ggaagctacc aacaccaagg aattctgcgt ctcgtgccac gagatgcgag
    31981 acttcgttta cgaagaatac accggcacaa tccacgacgt gaaccgttcg ggcgtaggcg
    32041 cggtctgttc cgactgtcac gtgcccaagg attggactca caagatcatc cgcaagatca
    32101 aggcgtccaa agagctgtat ggcaaggtgg tcggcaccat aaacacgcgc gagaaattcg
    32161 aagccaagcg cgtgcatctg gctatgaatg aatgggagcg gatgaaatcc acggactcgc
    32221 gcgagtgccg caactgccat gacttcgagt cgatgatgcc cgagttccag aaaccccgcg
    32281 cccgtcagca gcacctaaac gcgatgactg tcggtcagac ctgtattgac tgccacaagg
    32341 ggattgcgca ctcggacgcc cgcgaccggg ccgacgaaga gtatctggaa aagcttgaag
    32401 cgccgaaccc agatttcatt cgcgaaatcc cggccgaata cctggcaagt ctcgaacgca
    32461 tcgaagccaa ggaagctgcc gatgccgagg ctgagaaagc cgcgcgtgta gcccagcaag
    32521 aggccgtaca ggcccagatc gcagcagcgg ttgacgcagc cgtcgcggaa gagcgtgcca
    32581 aagcttctgg cgaagatgcc gcagccccgg caggtggcgg cagcgatgtt ggcacaaata
    32641 tcgattgggc cgctgtcccc ggtgcagata tgaaactgtt ctatcctggt caggcctcgt
    32701 ttgaatgggt tcagaacggc agatcccacg gcggagcacg tcctttgacc aagggcggag
    32761 acaagtgcac cacctgtcac gctgccgaac tggacgcgat cggcaacaag atcgtggccg
    32821 gtggggatct ggaaccaacc ccgatcccgg gcaaacgcgg cgtgatagac gccaccgttc
    32881 aagccgcgca tgatgatgag accctgtata tccgtctgca atggccggat gcgggccaca
    32941 accccgcccc ctttgtcgat ggcggcaaga tggacccgga caaccagatc aaggtggcca
    33001 tgatgatcac cggcactggg attgagctgg gcgatcaggt cggctgctgg gcctcgtgcc
    33061 atgcagacaa cagctacatg ccctttgacc cgggtgccga ggcgattgcc gcaaatggcg
    33121 atgtctcggg tcggctgagc acgcaggaca ctgtgaccaa atacatcagc gaaagccgca
    33181 ccgaggtcga gatcaaaggc cgccgcggta aggcgctggg tggctgggac aagctgcagg
    33241 ccgccgatca gatcgagcag tatttggccg atggcaccta tctggatctg atgcgcgtct
    33301 acgcggacgg cagcgccacc aacggctatc tgctggaaca gcgcgtggtc aatgacggtg
    33361 agatcgccgc ctcggccagc cttgatgcag gtatgtggac cgtggtcttc acgcgcccat
    33421 tgaactcggg cgcagctggt gacgtgccgc tggaggccgg tcagacctat acggtgggct
    33481 ttgccatcca cgatgacttt gccgccgcac ggttccacca cgtgacgctg gataccagcc
    33541 tggcattgga cgacgacaac gcctttatca acgtcgtcaa acaataagga agaggggccg
    33601 ggcgatccgg ccccttccgc ttaaaagagg agacttggac aatgaaaccc aaacaccttc
    33661 tccctgcgct gctgcttctg gccgcgcccg catgggcaga ggacaccgcc gcgctttgtg
    33721 ccgaagccga agagcgctat gtcgagctgt tcgaccagcc ctcctccgcc gttgaggatg
    33781 ccgatgtggt gctgatgtac aaatacacgt tctgcccagc cgagctaacc gtgaaaccgg
    33841 gcacaaccgt gcgctgggtg aatgtcgata agcgcaccag tcactcggtc ctgctgaaag
    33901 acggcagcga gcccgaaagc gaccgtttgt ttcctgagga gacggttgac ctgaccttcc
    33961 tcaccccggg tccacaggac tatctgtgtg gcccacattg ggagacacag aacatgatcg
    34021 gcatgatcac cgtcgaaccc tgagccgagg caatcataca ggcaagccga aaggagcgcg
    34081 gggcaattcc cgcgctcctt aactttagtc aaggaggttc ctttccgatt acgccagtct
    34141 ggccgcatga cacgcccggc tcacccagca acgtcccctg atcgcgcagg aattccgggc
    34201 tccgaagaca ttcagaccaa gcgagtttgc acatgagcgg taaggttttt ctgattggcg
    34261 caggccccgg tgaccccgaa ctgatgaccc tgcgcgcact gcggatgctg caagaggcgg
    34321 acgtggtagt ctatgaccgt ctggtctcgg ccgatatcct caatctgcac gctgatggcg
    34381 cacagctgat cccggttggg aaggccccca agtgtcatac cgtgccgcag gatcgcatca
    34441 acgaaatcct cgtcgaggaa gccagcgccg gccacaccgt tgctcgcctc aaggggggtg
    34501 acccgatgat cttcggacgc ggctcggaag aggccgcgca cctgatggca aacggcatcc
    34561 cagtcgaata cgcgccgggc attaccgcag cgcagggggc atcctgttcg acaggcgtgc
    34621 cgctgaccca tcgcgggttg gcgacatcgg tgcaatatgt caccgggcac cgacaggccg
    34681 acaaggtgct ggatctggat tggaaacgtc tggccgaccc ggactcgacc ttagtcgtct
    34741 atatgggcgt cgccaatatc ggccagatcg ccatgggact gatgaccgag aacctgcccg
    34801 gttcaactcc ggttttggcg gttggcaaag cgaccacacc tgatgagcgc cggatggtat
    34861 cccggctgga tcggctggcc gctgatgtgc gcaaggccgg gctaaaggcg cccacgctgt
    34921 tcatcatcgg caaggtagtt tcactttacg cagaacggcc tttggccgac cttttggagc
    34981 aggcgcatgg ctaagttcgg ttccagaagg ccggcacagc aaccggctgt gagaggacgc
    35041 aaaggatggg cggcacgtgc tgttctcact tccgcagtgc ttgttgccac cacggccttc
    35101 gccgccgaca ctcttgaccc caacgcactg aagcgtcttg tccatcagga ctgcggctct
    35161 tgccacgggc tgtcgctgaa aggtggtctc ggccctgatc tgagatccga gactctggag
    35221 cactacgacg cggacgttct gaccggcgtg atcctcgacg gcatccccga caccgcgatg
    35281 cccccatggc ggcctctgat cagcgaagaa gaggccgaat ggatcgcccg ttacctgctg
    35341 gcacaggagg cacaatgaaa cagctcatcc ttaccctcgc cgccgccctt atgatgacca
    35401 ccgcccaggc tgaacccacg gcgaccggcg acctaggact tgtcatcgaa cgcgccaagg
    35461 gctcggttct tctggtggac caatccgacc gcgcagcgct ggcgcggatc gaaggtctgg
    35521 gcgatctgtc ccatgcctcg ctggtctatt cacccgatga acgctttgcc tatgtatttg
    35581 gacgagacgg cggcctgacc aaggtagata tcgtcacccg ccagatcgtg aaccgggtcg
    35641 tgcaggcggg caacgccatt ggcggtgcca tttcggatga cggcgagctg gtcgctgtat
    35701 cgaattatga acctggcggt gtacgcgtct tcgatgcgga cacgctagag atggtcgcgg
    35761 acattcctac cgacagcaaa accatcggat tggtcgatgc acccggccgc cggttcgtct
    35821 tcaccatgtg ggacacgggc gagacctgga ttgctgattt ctccaacggc gcacccgcga
    35881 tcaccaagat ccccgaaatg ggcaagaatc cttacgacgc gctgatcacc gcaaatggcc
    35941 gcacctatat caccggcttg tttggcgagg atggcctgac cgcgctggac ctttgggccg
    36001 agacgcccga acccatccgc gtgctgccca actatgggcg cgggcaagag gagatgccgg
    36061 tctacaagat gccccacctc gaaggctggg cgctgaccgg gcgcgaattt gtgctgcccg
    36121 ccgtcggcca tcacgaggtt ctgtggatcg acgccgacac tttgaccgaa accggacgta
    36181 cgcagaccct tggtcagccg gtctttgcca tggcccgtcc tgacgggcgg caggtttggg
    36241 taaactttgc ccaccctttg aacgacacca ttcaggttat tgattctgtg accaaggaga
    36301 tcattcacga attcaaaccc ggccctgccg tactgcatat ggagttcact ccgcgagggc
    36361 atgaggtctg gatcagcgtg cgcgacgcca acaaggttat ggtctacgac acgcaaacgt
    36421 ttgaaaaact gcgcgagatc gacgccgaca gcccatccgg cattttcttc accgcccgtg
    36481 cgcacagaat ggggctttga catgcagcat atcaccgacc cgatcgaccg ccgtcttttg
    36541 gacgatttcc agcgtgattt tcccatcgta gagcgcccgt ttcaggttct ggccgacgcc
    36601 cttgggctgg aagaggcaga ggtgctcgac cgtctggccc ggatgcgcaa aaccgggcgc
    36661 ataacgcggg ttggtgcgac tatcgcaccc ggcgcggttt ccgccagtac gctggcggct
    36721 gtggcggctc cggaagaacg gctggaagag gtcgcggcgc tgatcgatgc ggaaccaggt
    36781 gtgaaccaca attaccagcg cgaggatgac tggaaccttt ggtttgtggc cactggcccg
    36841 gaccgggcgc atgtgaacga caccctcgca aggatctcgc agcgctcggg gctgcgggtt
    36901 ctggatttgc ggctggttcg gccgttcaac attgatctgg gctttcgtat gtcgggcgag
    36961 acccgcaatg cccctggccc gcgaaaagtg gatcgttcgg caatgcgaga aggcgaccgc
    37021 cccctgttgc aggccctcag ttccggcctg tcgctggtct cagatcctta tgcggcgctg
    37081 gcccgaaccc tggaccgcga cacagacgac gtgatggatc gcgtagccgc cttgcaccgg
    37141 gccgggatca tctctcgcct gggggtcatc gtacgccacc gcgctttggg ctggtccgcc
    37201 aatgcaatgg tagtctggga tatgccggcc gagcaggtca gcagcgctgg cccggcactg
    37261 gcagcgcatc caggtgtgac actgtgctat gagcgcaacc cggtcgagaa tgtctggccc
    37321 tatcgtctct attccatgat ccatgcgcgt tcgcgccctg aggcaatgga ggttttggcc
    37381 ggggccgccg ccctgcccga actatttggc gcgcagcgca aagtcctgtt ctcgacccgc
    37441 tgtttcaaac agaccggtgc attgatccaa ccgaaggagg ccgccgcatg acgctcgacg
    37501 acaccgaccg cgcgatcctg aaccggatgc aggatgacct gccgctgacg gcgcatcctt
    37561 acgctgcaat tgcccaggaa ttggcaatca ccgagtccga cctgttggcc cgcctgaccc
    37621 gcatgaaaga cgcgcgcgta atcacccgct ttggtccgtt cttcgacgca gctgcaatgg
    37681 ggggtgcgtt ttgtttgtgc gcaatggccg tgccgcaggg tgaattcgaa accgtcctga
    37741 ccaaagtcaa tgcgcatccc gaggttgctc ataattatga acgcacgcac cggctgaaca
    37801 tgtggttcgt tctggcgacc gaaacacccg aggggatcgc agccacagcc gaggctatcg
    37861 aacgggaaac cgggatcgcg gtcctgcaat tccccaaact tcaggaattc ttcatcggct
    37921 tccgggtggc ggcatgatcg acgcaaaaga cagagagatt atcgaggcgc tgcaaggcgg
    37981 cctgcccctt gtgcccgccc ccttcgccca ggtggccgag acgctgggtt tggatgaagg
    38041 gactctgatg tcccgtctgg ccgatatgaa atcgcgtggt gtcatccggc gcatcgctgc
    38101 tgcccccaac cactataaac tgggcatgac ctcgaacggc atgactgtgt gggatgtcga
    38161 cgatgaccgc gtcgctgaat tgggcgctca gattggtgtg ctacccttcg tcacccattg
    38221 ctatgaacgc ccgcgcgccc tgcccgactg gccctacaat ctgtttgcca tggttcacgg
    38281 atcggacggg caagaggtcg aggacaagcg cgcccagatc acgacaatcc tcggcgatgc
    38341 ctgccgggcc aaagatatcc tctattccac gcgtatcctg aaaaagaccg ggctgcgcct
    38401 gaaaaagaaa ggctgagaca tgttccgcct gaccgaatac atgcaccagc tcgtgaaacc
    38461 gaccccagtg cgcaaacgcc gccccggccc ggtgaaaccg gtggtgatct ggaacctgac
    38521 acggcgttgc aacctgaaat gccgccactg ttacaccgtt tcggcggatg tcccgttccc
    38581 cggtgagctc agtcacgagc aagccatggt aacccttgag gatctgggcc aattccgcgt
    38641 cccggccctg atcctctcgg gtggggaacc gctggaccgg ttcgatttct tcgacatcgc
    38701 caaacgcgcc cgcgatctgg tgccgatgct ggcactgtcg accaacggta cgcggattta
    38761 cgacgaaacc accgacatga tcgccgacgt gggcttcaac tatgtcggca tttcgctaga
    38821 cgggatcggg gccacgaatg actggttccg gggcgtcgaa ggggcttttg ccgatgctct
    38881 gcgcggcgta cgcgaatgta agaaacgcgg tatcaaggtg ggcctgcggt tctgcctgac
    38941 cgaaggtacg caacatcacc tgcctgacct gctgcaactg tgcgacgatg agggtgtcga
    39001 caagttctac ctgtctcacc tcgtctatgc cgggcgcggt gacaagaacc gaggcgagga
    39061 tgccgagcat ttgcgcaccc gtaagggttt ggatttgttg ttggaacgtg cgtgggaagc
    39121 cgtctcgggc ggccgtccgc tggatatcgt gactggcaat aacgatgccg atgccgggta
    39181 tttcctgaac tgggttcggt cgcatttcga ccatgacaaa gctgccaatg tgcgggaaca
    39241 tcttgcggcg tggggtggca actctagcgg ttcgggcgtg gccaatatcg acaacctcgg
    39301 ccgcgtgcat cccgatacct attggtccga ttacactgtt ggcaatgtga agaccaaatc
    39361 gttttcggaa ctctggacca gcgatgaccc gatgctcgcc atgctgcgta cccgtccgcg
    39421 tcctttgaag gggcgttgcg gggcctgtca gttaaaggat gtctgcggcg gcaacacccg
    39481 catccgtgcc ttgcaactga ccggcgaccc gtgggccgag gacccggcct gctatctatc
    39541 aaacgaagaa atcggcgtgc agggcgcagg cgagcgtctg caggtcacgc cgttccgagg
    39601 gaaaagccat gatccggcgc atcaattctt ttgacacctt gaaaatcggc acattctgct
    39661 cgctgctgct gaccggcgca gcttgggctg atgcaccttt ggattatgcc gaattctgtg
    39721 cctcatgcca tggtgaaaac cgtctgggtg gggtcggtcc ggcgctgatc cccgagacgt
    39781 tgaaacggat gcgtgggcca cgcgtggcgg cggtgattgc cgaagggcgt acggccaccc
    39841 agatgcctgc gttttcgcac gagttggacg cgttgcagat cgaggaactg gcgggatggt
    39901 tgaaatctcc gctggagacc gatcccgaat ggggcgaggc cgatatcatg gccagccgga
    39961 ctctggatga tgagtaccta tcggttgacg cgcctgtctg ggacagcgac ccgatgaaca
    40021 tcacgctggt ggtggaaaca ggcgatcatc atgtcagtgt gctggacggc gatacgttcg
    40081 aggttctgga tcggttcgaa accccgttcg ccgtgcatgg tgggccgaag ttcagccccg
    40141 atgggcgcta tgtcttcatc atgtcgcgcg atggctgggt gcagaaatat gatatctggg
    40201 cgctgaaaca ggtgggccgc gtgcgcgcgg ggttaaacag ccgcaacatc gccatgtcgg
    40261 gtgacggcaa atgggtggca gtagcgaact atttaccgaa ctcactgacc ctgctgtcga
    40321 cagaggactt gtcggtcgcg aaagtcattg aagtcaaaag caaaaagggc gttcccagcc
    40381 gtgtttccgc cgtttatcag gcaccaccgc gcgaaagctt tgttctggcg ctgaaggatg
    40441 tccccgagat ttgggaggtg ttctacgggg ccaacccgcc gcaatccggt attggccacg
    40501 atttccgcat cgaggggcag ttcaagaacc ctgacccgtt ccccgtgcgc aagatcacca
    40561 cgcctgatta cctggacgat ttctttttcg atcagagtta tgaatacgtt atgggcgcct
    40621 cgcgtgatgg caagggcggg caggtgattg atctggtgat cggtcataag atcgcagatc
    40681 tggacctgcc ggggatgcct cacttaggtt cggggatcac ctggcagcag ggcgacacca
    40741 ccgtgatggc tacgccgcat ctgaccgatg gcacggtctc ggtgatcgac atgggaacat
    40801 gggaaaccgt caagcggatc aaaaccgaag ggccaggatt tttcatgcgc agccaagaga
    40861 actcgcctta cgtctgggcc gatgtgttct ttggcccgaa caaggatgcc atgcacgtga
    40921 tcgacaagca aagccttgaa atcgtgagaa ctttgcgccc cgcgccgggt aagaccgtgg
    40981 cgcatgtaga attcaccaag gatggcagtc acgcgctggt ttcgatctgg gaagatgacg
    41041 gcgcggtgat cgtctatgac gcgcaaacgc tggaagaggt ccgccgcctg ccgatgcgca
    41101 aaccgtctgg gaagtacaat gtctggaaca aaatcacctt ctcggaaggc accagccact
    41161 gaaggcaaat ggccggtctg gaagctggcc atcctgcttt atccggccac ggctctgacc
    41221 gtggccatca acctgtttct ggctgggctg atcctgcaca gcgcggggtt tggtgcgatt
    41281 gaaccagtac ctgcgatctt atggtccatc cccttgggcg tgcccgcctc atggctggca
    41341 gggcgctggg tgcgtggcct gatggatgag gcagacgatt gatttgaaaa gaaaatcaga
    41401 aatttgcttc acctaaccta agtcaagtcg cgactcggta gaatccaata ccccaaaggc
    41461 atagctttcc gagtcggaga ctccatgcct gccctgatcc ctctgcacaa tctccctgta
    41521 cgcgcaactc gcgcggcatg tgggttggca ggcatattcc ttctgttgtt gcaggccttt
    41581 ggaccggtgc tggcgagtcc cggtgaaagt gtctggatgg agatctgctc ggaaggcggc
    41641 gcggtctggg ttgaagttga tcttgaggag gacaccgaag acccgaccgc gtactgccca
    41701 aaatgcgccg attgcgcgct gtgcgctgtc accagtgcag cgcccgcacc cgagctggtg
    41761 cagataccgc aaatcggaaa cttccgtgtt gtacagcttc agaacagcaa atcttccatg
    41821 ttgtacaagt cgcataagct gtggcccgaa acccggggac ctccgcgccc gacccaagaa
    41881 actgctgaac gcgccctgcg cgcgtccatg gcgtccaccc taagtatcgg aggtgcgccg
    41941 tggtcgtaag tcgcgcaatc catataatgc tggcccttgc cctgtcctgc ctgatggcga
    42001 ttagtgccca tgccgacagc ctcgccagct tcctgcccga gattgaaccc gccgatctgg
    42061 cccccggtgc tgatgccatt gggccggtcc gcgatgacgt tccggttgca cccgttctga
    42121 aggccggcga gaccgttgct tgggccttcc taacctctga cttcgttggc accaccggct
    42181 attccggcaa accgatccat gtggtcgccg ccatcgatga tcaagcggtg ctgaccggtg
    42241 tgcaattggt caaacactcg gagcccatcg ttctgattgg catccccaac gcgcgcatgg
    42301 ttgagctgac cgaaggctat gccggtctgg acttgaaggt tgaggctgaa accggcggtg
    42361 aggggcatga cctcgatatc atctcggggg ccaccgtcac gatcatggtg attgatgaca
    42421 gtcttgtgcg cggcggcatc aaggtggcgc gggcgctggg gttgggcggt ttgtctccgc
    42481 tgcaggccga tgggccgaaa cgcgaagtcg atctggcgca ggatgcggta tacgactgga
    42541 ccaccctgtc cggcaacggc tcggtccggc gactaacgtt ggatatcggg caggtcaacg
    42601 ctgcgttcga agccaccgga gatcagcgcg ccatcaaacg ccctgaaccc ggcgaaccag
    42661 atgacaccta tattgatatg catatggcgt tggtatccgt gccgtcgatc ggcaagtcgc
    42721 tgctgggtga ggccgaatat caaaacatgg tcgactggct ggacgaaggc gagcaggcca
    42781 ttctggtgct ggggcgtggg gcctacagct tcaagggatc gggctatgtc cggggcggga
    42841 ttttcgaccg gattcagttg atccaaggcg acaattcggt gcgattcttc gacaagcagc
    42901 agcgccggtt gggcaaggtt gcggcacccg atgccccaag cttcacggaa ttggacatct
    42961 tcaagatccc cgctgaggcc gagtttgatc cggccgagcc cttccgcctg caactgttgg
    43021 cgcagcgggc tgtaggcgcg gttgagaaga cctttctgac cttcgatctg ggctacaaac
    43081 tgcccgagca gtatctgctg cccgttgcag cgccagtagt tgtcgatgac gccaccggcg
    43141 aggcggcagc caaggccgcg ctttggaaac gcatctggaa ggaccgcacg gttgagatcg
    43201 gggtgctggg cgtcatgctt ttggtgctga cggcgacatt cttcttccag ttccacgcca
    43261 ccatgaacgc ccgcgtcttc tattggttcc gcatcggata cctgaccatg acgctgttct
    43321 tcatcggctg gtacgccaat gcgcagctga gcgtggtgaa cctgatggcg ctggcaggca
    43381 gcttgcgcac cggcttctcc tgggatgcct tcttgctgga cccgttggtc ttcatccaat
    43441 ggttcgctgt cgctgccgcg ctgctgttct ggggtcgggg tgcttattgc ggctggctgt
    43501 gcccgtttgg cgcgctgcag gaactgacca acaagatcgc gcgggccttc aaggtgccgc
    43561 aatggactct gccctggggc ctgaatgagc ggctctggcc cgcgaaatac atgatcttcc
    43621 tcgtgctgtt cgggatcagt tttgtctcga tcccgctggc tgaaacctat gccgaggtcg
    43681 agccgttcaa gaccgcgatc attctgaagt tcatgcgcga ctggcccttc gtggtctttg
    43741 cgctgaccct gctggggatc gggctgttca tcgaacggtt ctattgccgc tatctctgcc
    43801 ccttgggtgg tgcgctggcg atccctgccc gtatccgcat gttcgactgg ctgcgccgct
    43861 acaaggattg cggcaccccc tgtcagacct gcgccaacga atgccccgtt caggcgatcc
    43921 accccaccgg tgagatcaat ccgaacgagt gcgtcacctg cctgcattgt caggtgctct
    43981 accagtccga ggacaaatgt cccgtcgtta tccgccagtt gaaacggcgg gccaagacag
    44041 ggtcggttca accgaaaacc cccctcggac aaccaccggc gaaccatccg aacgccaaac
    44101 cgcaaaccgt ttcctaaaaa ggaggaacga tcatgtcgga acacgataag aaactgaacg
    44161 tcacacgccg cggactgctg ggtgcatctg caaccggcgc cgtgttggcc ggaaccggtc
    44221 tgggcagcac cctgatgacc gcgaaagagg ccagcgccgc cgccaatgcc gcgctggagc
    44281 ccggcgagtt ggacgaatat tacggcttct ggtcctcggg tcagaccggc gaggtgcgta
    44341 tcctcggcgt gccgtcgatg cgcgagttga tgcgcattcc ggtattcaac cgctgctcgg
    44401 ccaccggctg gggccaaacc aacgagtcgc tgaagatcct gaccgaaggg ctgctacccg
    44461 agaccaagca gtacctggcc gccaatggca aagtcaccta tgacaatggc gacctgcacc
    44521 acccgcacat gtccttcacc gatggcacct atgatggccg ctatttgttc atgaatgaca
    44581 aggccaacac acgcgtcgcg cgcatccgct gcgacgtgat gaaatgcgac aagatcatcg
    44641 aaatcccgaa cgcgcatgac atccacggtc tgcgtccgca gaaatacccg cgcaccggtt
    44701 acattttcgc caatggcgaa cacgaggccc cgctggtcaa tgatggtgag atcctcgacg
    44761 atccgtcgca atatgtgaac atcttcaccg ccattgatgg tgatacgatg gagatcgcat
    44821 ggcaggtgat ggtgtcgggc aacctcgaca acactgactg cgactatcag ggcaaatacg
    44881 cattctcgac ctcgtataac tcggaaatgg gtatgaacct ggccgagatg accgagaatg
    44941 agctggacca cgtggtcgtg ttcaacctga aaggcatcga agacgcgatt gctgctggca
    45001 actatcagga gctgaacggc gtcaaggtcg tggacgggcg caaagaggcg ggcggtaacc
    45061 tgacccgtta catcccgatc ccgaactcgc cgcacggagt gaacgcagca cccgacaaga
    45121 aacacatcat gatcaacggc aagctgtccc cgaccgtatc cgtgatcgat gtggaaaagg
    45181 tcgatgcgct gtttgccgac aatgccgatc cacgctcggc catcgtggcg gaaccgcagc
    45241 tgggtcttgg cccgcttcac accgcgtttg atggcaaagg caacgcctac accaccctgt
    45301 ttctggacag ccaggtggtg aagtgggaca tcgccaaggc catcgaagcc tacagtggtg
    45361 cggatgttga tccgatcctc gacaaagtgg atgtgcatta tcagccgggc cacaattcga
    45421 cctcgatggg cgaaacggct gaggctgatg gcaagtggct gatttcgatg aataagttct
    45481 cgaaggaccg cttcctgaac gtcgggccgc tgaagccgga aaacgagcag ttgatcgaca
    45541 tctcgggtga taagatgaag gtggtccatg acgggccgac ctttgcggaa ccgcatgact
    45601 cgatcctcgt gcaccggtcc aaggtgaacc cggtcaatgt ctgggatcgc aacgacccga
    45661 tgtgggaaga tgcccgcaaa caggccgagg ctgatggtgt cgatctggaa gagggtgccg
    45721 aggagccgat ccgcgatggc aacaaggtgc gggtctacat gacctcgacc gcgccggtgt
    45781 tcagccttga gaagttcacc gtcaaacagg gtgacgaggt aacgttgtat gtcaccaacc
    45841 tggatgacgt ggatgacgtg acccacggtt tgtgtctgtc gaacttcggc atcgcgatgg
    45901 aggttgcgcc gcaggccacc gcctcggtca ccttcattgc cgaccgtccg ggcgtgcact
    45961 ggttctattg ccagtggttc tgccacgcgc tgcacatgga gatgcgcggc cggatgttcg
    46021 ttgagccgcg gagcgcataa ccatgcgttg gtccctgctc ataccgctcc tgctcggctc
    46081 gcccctttgg gcggcggatt gggatgtgcc caaccgggca ggggccatca acgagatact
    46141 ggcgcaggcg gcggatgggg acaccctccg cctgagcccc ggcgtttaca cagaaacgct
    46201 ggttctggac cggcccgtca cgattgacgg gctgggacag gccaccatcg acggacaagg
    46261 cgaaggcagc gtcatcaccg tgaccgggcc gggtgtgacc gtgcgcggtc tgacggtgat
    46321 cggatcgggc tcggaccatg acgggatcga cagcggcatc cagttgacca agacggccca
    46381 tgcgccggtg gtcgaagaca atgtgctgct gggcaatctc tatggcatcg acatccatgg
    46441 ggccaaggac agtatcgtcc ggcgaaaccg gattgaaggg cggcaagacc agcgcatgaa
    46501 cgagcgtggc aatggcgtct atgtctggaa cgcgccgggt gcggtggttg aggacaacga
    46561 tattcgctat ggccgcgacg gaatctttgt aaactcgtcg aagaagaaca ccttcaccgg
    46621 caacctgttt cgcgatctgc gttttgccgt gcattacatg tatgccgaca attcggtggt
    46681 cagcgacaac gtctcgatcg gcaatgatct gggctacgcg gtgatgttca cgaccaatgt
    46741 gaccgtggcc aataacgtct cgatcggcga ccgcgaacat ggcgtcatgc tgaactacgc
    46801 caacaaaagc accatcaccg gaaacgttgt gaaaggtgcg aaagagaaat gcaccttcct
    46861 ctataactcg aacaagaacg agttcactga taactggttt gaggggtgcg gcatcggaat
    46921 ccaatttacc gctggcagcg agcgcaaccg catcgttggc aattcattca tcggaaaccg
    46981 gacgcaggtg aaatatgtct cgaccaaatg ggtcgagtgg tccgaagacg gacgcggcaa
    47041 ctactggtcc gatttcgccg cttatgatgt ggatggcaac ggcattgccg atgcccccta
    47101 tcgccccaat gacagtatgg accatgtgct gtggacccaa ccctcagcca aattgttgct
    47161 cggctcccct gccgtgcaac tggtgcgctg gtcgcaatcg gccttcccgg cgttgttgcc
    47221 ggggggcgtg atggacagca acccattgat gcaagcccct gaacccccaa ctatgaaaaa
    47281 ggtgcctcat gacggataag gccctgtcaa tcgaccatgt tctcaaggac cgagggaaaa
    47341 ctcgcgttct tgacgatatc accctctctc ttgcccccgg tcagcgcgtt gcgctgctgg
    47401 gccataacgg cgcgggcaag tcgacgctga tcaaatccat cctcggcctg acgccgatcc
    47461 atggcggagc cattcggatc ggagatgcca cccccggcag cgcgcaggcg cgtcgcgaga
    47521 cggcctatct gcccgaggcg gtgtcatttc atcccgcctt gacggggcgc gagcagttga
    47581 ccctgtttgc gcagctttca ggtgcaaagg ccgacgtgct tggcctgttg gagcgcgttg
    47641 gtctcagcga cgcattggac cgtcggatcg gcacctattc caaaggcatg cggcaacgtt
    47701 tgggtctggc gcaggtgctg ctgggtcagc cgaaagtggc cttgctggat gagccgacaa
    47761 gcgggctgga cccgatttct cggcaggacc tgtacgccat catcgacgag ctggctgccc
    47821 aaggcacagc cgttctaatc gccagccatg cgctgaccga ggtcgaggcc cgtactgatc
    47881 gcatcgccat catgcgcaag ggccggatgg tcgctgatga caccctgaac aatttgtcgg
    47941 ctctggccgg tctgccgatc cgcctgaagg tgcgcgccag tgccaatcct gatgtgctgg
    48001 ccgccgaact gggtggcaac cggatcaatg gggcatccgt tgaattgctc tgcgcacccg
    48061 aagacaagat ggaggcgctg cgccggatcg ccggattggg cgacgctgta gcggatgtgg
    48121 aaatgacccc gcccaagctg gaagacctct atcgccacta cgcacaggag gatttgcaat
    48181 gacccgcttc ctcgccatca cccgcaccga aatgctgatc ctgcgccgca atcgctggct
    48241 gctggtcgcc acattgatca tggtgctgtt cgctttggcg ctgacctttg cgggcagcgc
    48301 accaaccggc acgttgggag tcgacatgct gaccgtctcg gtcgcgtcga tgaccacgct
    48361 gtcggtctat cttgcgccgc tgctggcgct gatgatcgcc tttgacgcca tcgcgggcga
    48421 cgtggatcgc ggcagcctgt cgctgctact gtcctacccg gcggggcgcg gagaaatcct
    48481 gctgggcaag ttcaccgccc atctggccgc attggccttc gccatgacca tcggtttcgg
    48541 caccgcaggc gcagtggccg ccttctttgg cggcgcgggt ccggaaagcc tgatggctct
    48601 ggtccgcctg atcctcacat ctatcctgct gggcgctgtc tttctggcgc ttggatactt
    48661 gctgtccgcc ctggcaaagg gggccacggc ggcggcaggt ttgtcggccg ggctctggct
    48721 ggtttttgtc gtcctctatg atttgggcct gttgggggcc gtcgtcatgg acaagggcgg
    48781 caccttcacc caatccgtct ttccatgggt gatggtggcc aacccggccg acgcattccg
    48841 tttgtggaac atcgccgcaa ccgagggcgt tgccatggcc tccggcatga ccggggcggc
    48901 gcaagctctg cccgtttggg ccgcgcctgc ctcgctgctg atctggccgg tgctgggctt
    48961 tgcccttgcg cgtctcgcat ttcggagagt tgagccatga gataccttgc cctgatcgct
    49021 ctggtcgcgt tgacggcctg caaagaagag gtggccgaag cccccgaccc ggttgatctc
    49081 accccggatg cgctgagtta tttctgccag atgaacatcg cggaacatgg cgggcccaaa
    49141 gggcagatcc atctggaagg ctatcccgcg cctttgttct ttgcgcaggt gcgcgacatg
    49201 ctggcctatc tgaaaagccc cgaacgtgac gccaagatca ccgctgtcta tgtcagtgac
    49261 atgagcgtcg cacccagctg gcggcaaccg gggatttcca actggatcgc cgccgatggt
    49321 gcgacctttg tcgtcggcgc cgatgtggcc ggtggcatgg gtgcgcgaga agtcgtgccc
    49381 tttggcgacc ccgccgcggc agaggcgttc attgccgaat atggcggcgt cgccctgcca
    49441 ctgtctgata ttcccgatgc cgaagtgctg ggccccgtcg atttgaacct cgcgctggag
    49501 acgcccgcat gaccattctg acccgccgcc gtttcctggc catctcagcc gcctgcgccg
    49561 ccgtacccgc cgctgctggc aacgtcgccc aatggcgcgg tatcgcgctg ggcgcacccg
    49621 ccagcctgag gctggaaggc tcgacagacg cacaggccgc gccgatcttt gctgcggtcg
    49681 aggcagagct gaatcggctg gaggatatat tcagtctcta ccggacgcac tcgcagatca
    49741 gtcagcttaa ccggatcggc cacctggtca ccccggcgcc tgagctgctg gaggtgctga
    49801 gcctgtgtac cacgcttcac gacgcttcgg gcggggcgtt tgatccgacg atccagccgc
    49861 tgtggctagc actcgccagt ggcgcggcgg ggccgcaggt ggaacgtgca cgccagacga
    49921 ttggttggga caaggttcac gtaagcgccg gtgagatccg cctgccgcat cccggacgct
    49981 cggcgattac cctgaacgga attgctcaag gtgcgatcac tgaccggatt gccgctttga
    50041 tgcgatcctt cgatctgcgc gatgtgctgg tggatatggg cgaggtcgcc gcccttggcc
    50101 agcggagcaa tggcgagccg tggcgcgtcg ggctggccaa gcccgacggt gctgtcgcca
    50161 aacggatcac actgcaggac cgcgccgtcg caacctcggc ccccgaaggc accatgctgc
    50221 agggcgatca ggggcatatc ctgaacccga aagggttggg tgcgccctat caggctgtat
    50281 caatctcagc ctcgcaggca gcattggcag acgggctctc aaccgcccta tgcctgaccc
    50341 cacgtgccaa agcaaacgcg ctgatatcgc gttttccggg cgcgcgtatc gagatgagta
    50401 tctgaacgcg ggtaaagctt gtcgtaaggg gatggtgcct caagagggac tcgaaccccc
    50461 gaccttgtcc ttacgaagga cctgctctac cagctgagct attgaggcga tgcggaagct
    50521 cgtttaacgg cagcgcgcgg gtcatgcaag cgtggattgc cgggccggtg cgcggttgac
    50581 cactacgcat tcatcccgca tcctgacgcc aacatgatcc gcccggcggg ttacggtggt
    50641 ttatcagata tttggcaagg tcatttggat gtccgggaat tcgcagaagt cttatgtgct
    50701 agacacccac cggctgcgcg acccggaaga gaccctggcc atcgtcaaac cattcctcaa
    50761 gcagatgggc ataacccgga tcgccaacct gacgggactg gaccgggttg gattgccgac
    50821 agtgatggtg acgcggccaa actcgcgctc ggtcgcggtg tcgctgggca aggggctgtc
    50881 gctgagcgca gcccgggctt cgggcgtgat ggaagcgatt gaatcctggc acgcagagcg
    50941 gatcgaactg ccgctacggc tgtccagctt tgctgatctg gcggtggagt atgtggtcga
    51001 tgccgaccgt ctgcccagcg tcaccggcgg gcagttcgac cctcatcagg cgatactgtg
    51061 ggtgctgggg cgcgatctgc cctcgggcca gccctgctgg gtgccgtatg agatggtgga
    51121 caccgattat accacctcgc ccgtggctgg gcagcgggtg tttccgcgaa cgacaaacgg
    51181 gctggcgtcc ggcaacaacc tgaccgaagc cagttgccac gcgatctgcg agttgatcga
    51241 gcgtgacgcc acaacgctgt ggcaccatca gggcgcaacc ccgcgtgtta atccccgtac
    51301 agtggacgac ccgcgttgcc ttcaggcgat ggaacagatt tctgcggcgg ggcttgattt
    51361 gggaatctgg gacacgacct cggacatcgg catcgccagc tttcgctgcg cgatatgtga
    51421 ggacggaggc accacgggcc atatcggcat cggcgacggc tgccacccgg atcgcgccat
    51481 tgccctactg cgggcgctga ccgaagcggc gcaaacacgg ctgacctata tctcaggggc
    51541 gcgggatgat ctggacccgg aagagttctc ggacactgcc cggaactggc gcagcggata
    51601 catccgcgaa ctgatcgatg gctcggcgcc catcggtgat ttcaccgaat gcccaaccta
    51661 cgtgaccgga tcgttcacgg atgacctgtc tttgttgctg gcgcgcctgt ccgaggcagg
    51721 catagatcag gtggtcactg ttgatctgtc gcgacccgaa attgacatcg cagtggtgcg
    51781 cgcggtgata ccgggcttgg aagcgcccca tgacgatccc gactttgtcg caggcccccg
    51841 tgcgcgagcg gtgatgtcat gagtgtggtt gtctttgtcg ggccgacgct acgggccgaa
    51901 gccgtgcgcg aacatctgaa cgccactatt ctacccccgg ttcagcaggg cgatgtgtat
    51961 cgggcagtgc gggaaaagcc gcgtgcgatc gggattatag acgggtattt cgacggggtg
    52021 ccctcggtct ggcacaagga aatactgtgg gccttggagc aaggtatacc ggtctttggc
    52081 agtgccagca tgggtgcgct gcgcgcggca gagctggcgg atttcgggat gatcgggatc
    52141 ggccagattt ttgagggtta cctgaatggt gccatcgaag atgatgacga ggtagcggtg
    52201 ctgcacggcc ctcccgagct tggctttcca ccgctgagcg agcctatggt ctcgatccgc
    52261 gccaccattg cgcaagccaa gacagcgggt gtgttgtcgt ctgagacggg cgacgcgttg
    52321 cagcaaaagg cgaaagacct gcactaccgt gaccgggttt gggatcgcat ccttgagggc
    52381 gcttcggacc cgcaaccctt tcaacgatgg ttgcccgagg ggcaggtgga tgcgaaaggg
    52441 gatgacgccc gcgcgatgct ggctgagatg gcccgctttc tgaatgctgg aacgaatgtg
    52501 tcagactcac atcgcaccga acggacgctg gtctggcgtg acctctgcgc tcgtgtggat
    52561 ggggaagccg cacaacagga tagcgaggcg cgggcgctag tggatgagct gcggcttgat
    52621 ccggttctct acgcgcatct gcgtgatcgc gcagcgttag gcttgctgtc taaggacgag
    52681 acccgccgac aggggttgga cccggataaa gacgccgtgg tcaagcagat gaccgaacat
    52741 cggctggagg cccggctacc ccgccatgcg gatttgcttg aatggctgga agaaaatgac
    52801 ctgacccttg tgcagtacga ggcgatgctg gccgacaaat cccgtgtcga tatcgcaatc
    52861 caaacgctgg ccgagacaat ggatgccgct ttgctagccg agcttcgacg ctcgggcgac
    52921 tacagcgcgt tgcgcgaccg ggcgcagcgc aaatcggcgc tgttgccgga tcaaagcaac
    52981 gctgcaaccc ggacgcgcgc cttgatctgg tattttgaaa cacgtcttga ccagagggtg
    53041 ccggatgatc ttgactccta cgcgatcggg cttggccttg aggggcgcga tgccttggtt
    53101 gatttgattg ccgccgagtt catgttttgc caagctggtg gcgatccggt tgaccaagag
    53161 cccggattgg cagccggtct gcacgccggc ggataacggg agggaaaatt ggcaatctgg
    53221 cccgactatt cagagaatga cccccccggc acgcggttct tactatatcc gcaatcgccc
    53281 tttttagagc cgaattccaa gcccgaactg gtcgaaatat cggccccgca agggaccata
    53341 ggcccaggcc catcgggccc ccgcatgtat gcgatgtacc cggtcgacaa aacgacccca
    53401 tatggcgcga tgatcgaggg tgaagacggc cccgagatgt atctgcccgc ctgggacggc
    53461 tatatcctgc cgccgcccga gcccgatgag tttggcaatt tcatccatat cgatcccgag
    53521 gacccggcct ttgaagccgc ccatctgttc ggagcggccc atttcaccat ggatgtgtgg
    53581 gagggctatt ttaatcgccc gatcccctgg catttcgcgc gtgatttcga gcggcttgag
    53641 ctatcgttgc tgccaagtct agataacgcg catatcggtt ggggatttct ggaaaccggt
    53701 ggcactcgcg atatcggtga cgaataccgc ccctacagcc tgaacttcga tgtggtcgcg
    53761 catgagatcg gccatgccat catctacagc gtggtcggca tgccatccga agaggatgcg
    53821 accggcgaat attatgggtt ccatgaatcg gcggccgata tggtggcgct gttggcgtcg
    53881 ctgcatttcg gctcggtcgt ggatgaattg ctgaaaaaca cacgcggcaa cctttatact
    53941 tataaccggc tgagccgctt tgccgagctg tcgcagaact cgcaaatccg gatcgccgcc
    54001 aatgaccgga cgctttctga attctcgcat ggatggtcca gcgaacacgc cctgtcggaa
    54061 ccactgaccg gggcgatgtt cgatattctg gtcgatatct accacgaacg actggtagca
    54121 catgacgtga tcgacccgga gatggaggag ctctcggacg agttggaagg gaccgacgaa
    54181 tacaatgcga tcatgcagga cctgttcgac gaacattacg cagccgaccc cgaaggcttt
    54241 cgggttgccc tgatcgaagc gcgtgatttg ctggggtcct atcttgcaga tgcgtgggag
    54301 aaactggacc ccgatatgct gagctacttc ggcgttgaac gcgccttggt catggtcgat
    54361 cacgaggtca ccggcggcgc attccggcag attatcgaag gcaatttccg catgcgccac
    54421 atcggattga cagcgcccgg cccccgtttg accaagcccg acggcacgag ccatgccgcg
    54481 tcggttcgta cgctgtcacc cgaggtgaat gaaccttaaa gtctttgttt ttcccccgct
    54541 attgtggcag gttacgcgca cggggtgata atagtgacat tcaacgcgca ctgaatgcgc
    54601 aaaccgggac aggcgaggca atcggcagcg tcgacccccg atagggagaa agtgatatgt
    54661 ctgagtcctt actcagtttt tccgaggtat tactgtttgg gcgagagtta agtgatttaa
    54721 aactgaaaca acgctcggtc cggttggccg aagaggttga ggaagactac gacttcagta
    54781 agaaattcac caaaatcgac ggcgtacatg tccgggaaga cgatcgtgtt ctggtccagg
    54841 tcggggatgc ggcaaacgaa aagtccggaa tctacaaggt catcaaggac ggcgacaagt
    54901 tcaagttcga caagcggaag aaggttccgc acgactcgtt tgtctatata cgccgtggac
    54961 gtcagttcaa gcatacccac tggcagcaga tcgcgaaccg gcactcggaa cagctgttca
    55021 tcgaacagga tggccgccgg aggggtcgcg gcgtcaataa tttcatcggg gaccagttcg
    55081 gaggcgatgc acgactggcc cggatttacg gcttcgccta tgacggcacc tattacgaga
    55141 tgccggagcc cacgatcttt ctggtgcatg gcgaaggcga gagcgcgacg ggtggcaacc
    55201 tgccccatgg cttcaagctg cagaccagca atgacgctaa cgcgccggac accacacaac
    55261 aggccgcacg cgcgccgatg aacccctcgg tttcgggcgt cgcggcagcg gattaccaga
    55321 tggccaatga tattcgcgtc tggaactacg atcaggccga ttacaccatc cgcatggata
    55381 tcgcagccgg tcagatcgaa gacgtgctgc tggacgtcta ttttgagtat gacgcaccga
    55441 tgatgtccgg agccaaggtc tcgggcgcca aggtgagcgg ggccaaggtc tcgggcgcca
    55501 aggtcagcgg ggccaaggtg tccggtgcta aggtgtcagg tgccaaagtc agcggcgcaa
    55561 aggcacgtgg tgaataggac ggctgaaatg atcctgacct attgacgttt ggttttattc
    55621 cgacgtctgc tttaggtagg cgggccattt atgcctgacc cgccatacct ttcgaagatc
    55681 agaacttgcc gttttcgtgc gccatttcgg ctggcgtagg cgaaactacg tcccaatgtt
    55741 caacgatctt tccatcttcg actcgccata ggtcgaagaa ggcccaaggg ttcccgctga
    55801 cggtggcatc tgaggcgaca aaaacaaagt tgccttcggc caccacaatc tgcggctcga
    55861 atttggtgat cacattcccc tgctctgccc aggctttggt gccctcgatc aggccatcga
    55921 tcccatcggc aagcattgga ttgtgctgca tatagacctc ggaatacatc ggagctttct
    55981 cgggcgcggc accgcccaga acgtcacgca caaaccccag aaccagcgcc ttgttttctt
    56041 ctgttttctc aagatcggtg atctcggtcg gcccatctgt catgccacgg cccgacactg
    56101 ttgtttcagg aacgggctgc aaattgtccc aatgttcagc aactttgcca ttctcgacgc
    56161 ggaatatgtc aaaggcggcg agggtcggtg caccaaaagc gtccgcgttg tcgaacgtgc
    56221 tgtgcaatac aaccatatcg ccctcggtga tgacccggtg ggtagttgca gtcatcccgg
    56281 attgttcgac caaagggatc aggccggcca ggccttcggc tccggtcggg acttgcgggt
    56341 tgtgctgaat atagtccggg gtaacgagct gtagcgctgc ttgcgggtca tgttcagcaa
    56401 aggcagccgt aaaaagtgcg attacaagtt ctttggggga catgttgatt tcctgtgatt
    56461 cgtatctact ggatacgtgg tagcaaatcc atactacatt tcaattacgt actttaaaat
    56521 gacctggtat gcttgaagct actgcccgaa ttttcaggga gttgtaccga ggccaacgta
    56581 acgctattgt gcgattaagt ttcgaaacaa taccagagat tgatatgcta ccaattggtg
    56641 ttgccaacaa ggcagaagct tccaactgct caatccgttc cgtactgtcc aatgtgacgg
    56701 gcaaatggcg gatgatcatc atccttgcgc tggaggatga gccgaaacgc tttggcgatc
    56761 tcaagcgctg tatcggagac atcacacaaa gtgtgttgac cgaaaacctg cgcggattgc
    56821 aacgtgatgg ttatttgacc cgcaccgtcg atcccggacc gccagtggca gtgtcttatg
    56881 aattgacacc tttgggcaga agcctgcttg aaatgctgaa accgctcgtc ttctggtcgc
    56941 atgaacaaat ggatgaagtc aggcgactac gcatggagtt cgaccgcgaa caggcgagtt
    57001 gattttcata ggcaagatcg ggcagcagct cagaacccgg cctttttgag cccctcgaca
    57061 aaatgctgtg tgtcgtcgga caggcggtct ggctgaacct tggcccagcg cgacaatgag
    57121 aaattgggat gcgctgcgcg gtgtttgtcg gcgatctggc gggccatttc cagctcgccc
    57181 ttatgggcat agctggcggc cagcacgcgc tgcccctcgg tcgggttgtt catcttgttc
    57241 acgcatgaga tcacgtcgtc atagcgtttg agattgtaat aggccccgcc cagatgccac
    57301 aggtactgat cggggaaata ggggttcagg cgcatcgcct gctgcagatg tttgatggcg
    57361 gtttcgttgt cgccccaatg ggccagcgca tcggcgtagt ccgaatgcat gtccgcatcg
    57421 ttggggttaa gctgcagggc gcgtttgtag gattcgatcg ccgagtcatg ctctttgcga
    57481 taaagctgca catagcccag ctctccaaac ccgcgcgcat ctgtggggtc aagctccacc
    57541 gcgcgctgag ccagcgacag ggccttgtcc agcgcgctgt ttgggtcttc ggtccatgaa
    57601 tagcgccaat cgatgttgag cgtgcgtgac agcgccgccg cggcccgtgc atacccgccg
    57661 tcgcgctcaa gcgcggattc gtagcaatgc tgcgccttgc ggttgtcgtt gcgggtgtat
    57721 ttgaaaatat ggtgctgccc ctgcagaacc gaaccataag cccgcaggtc tgacgggatt
    57781 gcctgcacca tgcgcagctt ttcatgcgac tcgatcatga ctgcggtggc ggcaacgatg
    57841 cactcggtca cctcatccag gatgtcgaag atatcatcga gcttacggtc gaaccgttca
    57901 ccccagatgg tgcgttcggt gttggcgtcg attagctcgg ccgtgatccg gatacgactg
    57961 gacgagcggc gcacactgcc gcgcgcgata tagcgcacgt tcagacgccg agcggcttct
    58021 tgcggcgaca tcgactgggt cttgaagaag aacgaggaat tccgggcaat gatgaacagg
    58081 ttccggaatt tggacaggtt catgatgatg tcgtcggtca gcccttcggc gacccagctg
    58141 tcatcttcat ccccgccttg gctggtaaag ggcagcaccg caaccgacgg gttatcgggc
    58201 ctttcaagca cttccagctg catctcagga cgtagggttg cggccattgt tgcaccctcg
    58261 acctcggttc ggacacaata ggtcgcgacc ggagacatga tgttcttgag ctgcttggga
    58321 ccaaggaatt catagccata gcgcaggcgg ttacggatct gttcatagac ggctgcgctg
    58381 acataaaccc gttctggctc ggcaatctcc tgcaggcggg cagcgatatt gacgttgtca
    58441 ccgtggatgc cgcgttcgtc catcagaact tcgcccatgt gaacgccagc gcgaaatttg
    58501 atgttgtgct cgtcatcccg cgcctgatta tgttccgcag cgatccgatg cagttcgatg
    58561 ctgaactcta ctgcactggt cgccgtgtcg aataaagcaa ggatgccgtc accgcgcact
    58621 tcgatgattt tgccctgata ctttgagcaa gccgattcaa gctgcgaaag caaagacttc
    58681 aacgcgttat acgtatccat ctcgttctcg ctcatcaggc gggaatagcc gacaacgtcg
    58741 gcaaaaagca ccgcgcctag tttctgtttt attgatgcgt ccgaaccggt cgtgttcact
    58801 ggcaatactc aattgtgttg tcatgtcgaa tccgacagga ctgttttagc aaaaaatgac
    58861 tcagaatacg taacatttta ggtatctgca ccggaatcgg ggggccaaga ccacccagag
    58921 gcatcaaaac tgaccactgt ttgggtgcct aactcctgcg cgagcacctc tcgacgcgcg
    58981 atccagtcct gctgcaacat gccgacgaca accatgtcat ggaactgccc atccgcgaac
    59041 caggcttgac gcatcgtgcc ctcgatctcg cagccgattc gctggatcag atcacggctg
    59101 ctgtgattgt cggcccggta atacgaggtg atacggttca ggcccagttg ccggaatgcg
    59161 aaatccagca tcagcgcaac cgaacgcacc gccacgccat gtcggcggat ggatttgtcg
    59221 acaaataccg gaaccaccgc atccctgttg acgctggaaa ttgcttcaag cccggtcatc
    59281 cccaccagat caccactgtc agattcgata gcgaaccagc atttgcagca gtcctttgag
    59341 gcgtttatcg cgtcttccca atattgctcg gtctgtacca ggttctgcgg aatgcgcgac
    59401 gtacggtcga acagggccag gtcatggata tcctgaaacc agcgcgcaac tgttcccaga
    59461 tccgtctttt ccaaagggcg caatctgaac aaccggggtg agctatcggg caagagaaaa
    59521 tatcctccga gtacaattct gaaaatctat tcgcgggata ctagcacgaa aatttcagaa
    59581 acaataagag gttgttcaca caacgcagcc gtaggccgct acccgctgaa cgggtgcaac
    59641 cgacaaactt gtaatgggtg gcaggtcgta aagaagcgtt acgatcaatc agcggttttc
    59701 agcgcgaata aggaagatgt tgcgcaggta gatggacagg cccatcgact gacccagaat
    59761 aaagaccggg tcacggcgat agatcgcata gctcagcagg ataagcccgc cgccgatcga
    59821 aaggtaccag aacgccatcg ggatgacgga tttcttggcg cgctcggacg tgatccattg
    59881 cacgataaac cgggcgctga acatcagctg accggccaga ccgataaaga cccagagcgc
    59941 ctcggtcggg ctgtcgacgt gcaggatttc cagaatggtt tctttcatga ccgggacgcc
    60001 tcggttgcgg aaacggattt ggcgcggcgg gtcagccaga cgacgccgaa cagatcccag
    60061 atgccgacca tggcccgccc gaaattggtg tatttggatt cgcccgacaa acgctgctga
    60121 tgcgccacat ccaccagcgc gatattccag ccataggcct taaacagggc gggcagataa
    60181 cggtgcatat gattgaaaaa gggcagatca aggaaagcct gccgtcggaa cgccttgaaa
    60241 ccgcagccgg tgtcacgtgt gccgtctttc agcatccagc cccgcagtgc attggcaaag
    60301 cgcgaggcaa gcttctttga cgcagtgtct tttcggccaa cccgttgccc cgccaccagg
    60361 ccaatcgagg catcaccacc cgacaccagc ggcgcccaaa tctttggcag ctcttccggc
    60421 gggttctgtc cgtcgccatc cagcgtacag cagatatccg cgcgtgcttc cttgacgccg
    60481 gaatgcacgg cagcactttg gccaccggcc gttttgtgct gcaggatgcg cagttgcgga
    60541 cagtctttct gcatctgttg cagcgccgca aaagtgtcat cggtcgatcc atcatcaacc
    60601 gcgacaatct cgaacgctgg caattcggcc gtagcagcgc agatgccctg gataagacca
    60661 ggaacagccc cctgttcgtt atgcatggga atcacgatcg acacggtggg tcgattgtca
    60721 gcgttggcat catgatcagc atgcatggtg ggtagcttta cttgtttcag tctcagggct
    60781 tttgcgggat caacggcgaa aattcaagtg gccaccgcat cgaaggccaa catctgcgca
    60841 acttgttggg gcattgttca gcgatggggc ggattgcacc gtgtctccta ttcaggggcg
    60901 ggcgtgacac cggttgctga ccaatagacc aaaccgtcaa ccgcagttgg ctgcgtctcg
    60961 agcccgatca ggtcaggtgc cagctcagac aactcaccct ccgaacaaag ccctcgcagc
    61021 gggccggtgg tatagccgaa cctgtcgagg tatttgtgca gctccagccg tctgagatag
    61081 acaaagcgcc taccgttgga agcaaagacc gatgcggccc cgggtggtac gcgcaacttg
    61141 cggtcatagg cgcagagcag cagggtttca tccggctgca gcattgcacc caaaggggtc
    61201 agaatctcgg cctcgggcac gcccaaacgc acgcgaccct tgcccagatc ggtggcatcg
    61261 cggtcataga acaggccgcc tgcaacaaag accagaccca gcgcggccac catcccggcc
    61321 cagcgcaggc gcttgaccga aaacaacaaa ccggttgcgg cgaccatcag catcggcagg
    61381 atcagcaggg tgtagcgtgc ataaaccttg ccggctgcgg cccacatcat gatgacgaaa
    61441 aatgcggcta tccctgttgc agcaagaagt ctgggccgct tttgcagaaa tggcagagcg
    61501 cagatgccga caaaacccag cagccgcaac cacggctcgc ccgcgatgat cagatcatag
    61561 agcttcccga agccgcgatc gctgagcgat gggcgaaaac gatccagcat ctcgcctttg
    61621 atgttgccat caagcgagtc gccaaagagg aaccgaagct cttgcaggat cggccag
//
