# Supplementary material for: Decoding coral resistance to eutrophication through the association of hyper‑efficient denitrifiers as key microbial allies
Source: Nat Commun. 2026 May 19;17:3938. doi: 10.1038/s41467-026-72571-w (PMC13187470; doi:10.1038/s41467-026-72571-w)
Supplement: Supplementary file 21 — Source Data [file 41467_2026_72571_MOESM21_ESM.zip › Source Data/FigureS6/BF6_denitrification.gbk]

LOCUS       contig00012            52457 bp    DNA              UNK 01-JAN-1980
DEFINITION  Genus species strain strain.
ACCESSION   contig00012
VERSION     contig00012
KEYWORDS    .
SOURCE      .
  ORGANISM  .
            .
FEATURES             Location/Qualifiers
     CDS             complement(794..2572)
                     /locus_tag="BF6_03872"
                     /inference="ab initio prediction:Prodigal:002006"
                     /codon_start=1
                     /transl_table=11
                     /product="hypothetical protein"
                     /translation="MLDEVVETPITLRALDWVEDVLSNKIPSCKRVKLACKRFRKDLKR
                     AGTEGFPYVFDMEAAEHMCAFIEALPHIKGKWAARGETITLMGWQAFLIGQIGGWLHME
                     TGLRRFRTAYIEVPRKNGKSTLLSGLGLYFLTVDDEPGAEVYSAAASTHQARIVFDATR
                     IMAKNGRVDGMPLAVKLELDVQEHKIKTPDEAAVFQPVASQTKSKDGKNPHCAIIDELH
                     EHDKRDVWDSMENGMGSRDQPLLIAITTAGSNTAGICYEQRKYLQRILDGIFEDESYFG
                     LIFEADEGDEPGDPETWAKANPCLHAAKSLQTMEDNWRKASASPAAMGEFLRKHLDIWT
                     SVGAAAIDMDGWRAGEDLSLKIEDFVGRRCYIGVDLATRHDPSSVVVVFPDENDPAKGP
                     ITHFSWHCLPEKVVKADGNEHLWGWAQEGLITTTQGAELDLRLVEALVMQLAGHGKDHD
                     PDNEWGWGDLPVLDVEMVVYDAQFAQQMAATWDAAGILAVELRKRAANTNEPFNKLIGA
                     VDDHRILHDGNEVMMWMAANTLLKQVAGGDYIFPAKLAPEDKIDGIDALINGLWPLCQA
                     VEDEDTDEVTQGFVDV"
     gene            complement(794..2572)
                     /locus_tag="BF6_03872"
     CDS             complement(2576..3052)
                     /locus_tag="BF6_03873"
                     /inference="ab initio prediction:Prodigal:002006"
                     /codon_start=1
                     /transl_table=11
                     /product="hypothetical protein"
                     /translation="MTATPSSMERLVTLLGGWPDHFEDAQKKHGESLLELLRRERLLDE
                     AVFGQVVRYATHRAAYDRLSAEIAAEDLKAPDEKAVATSDKHYLSGKEQSRAFHENKLL
                     VLERELLATPYARGKNGMKIQTSFMDLLTAQPEEKSGPSTVTPFKPLAKKKRGK"
     gene            complement(2576..3052)
                     /locus_tag="BF6_03873"
     CDS             complement(3092..3349)
                     /locus_tag="BF6_03874"
                     /inference="ab initio prediction:Prodigal:002006"
                     /codon_start=1
                     /transl_table=11
                     /product="hypothetical protein"
                     /translation="MGEGGRRLTQLAKEPLCCMCPPHSRQLATIADHVVPHRDDYSLFW
                     FGELQSLCKSCHDIKKQRIERRAGRGGSKVPNPQARDRRG"
     gene            complement(3092..3349)
                     /locus_tag="BF6_03874"
     CDS             complement(3686..4498)
                     /locus_tag="BF6_03875"
                     /inference="ab initio prediction:Prodigal:002006"
                     /codon_start=1
                     /transl_table=11
                     /product="hypothetical protein"
                     /translation="MKDGIDAVWGRMERRADAFEAEARRVAEVKAMGFVPADVGPAIPE
                     APARGPVQTFHQLESYPDGERGFAFKHGGFEGRKTMRCADSFDLMAVKAARHKKPSPFN
                     SAQVAMGRFYRDLVEKHANAGVKCSSLESLSQSSGGRGGDFMDAVLWDRQQIEVLRRRI
                     GDKSAMVVRRIRPSERGSRASIMDRRLVDSVCLQDMTISDVLRAHGWVRDGQSAQGKHI
                     KALTEALRLALNRMMGPKSKSIQVGLFGDQLMPDHLFVDDRGRVSASG"
     gene            complement(3686..4498)
                     /locus_tag="BF6_03875"
     CDS             complement(4495..5076)
                     /locus_tag="BF6_03876"
                     /inference="ab initio prediction:Prodigal:002006"
                     /codon_start=1
                     /transl_table=11
                     /product="hypothetical protein"
                     /translation="MEGQELRDGKARVRRCLIDPLIGKGLVRKRGQKVEDHERFLSSLE
                     ARLSYMVEEKLWALAEVVEVYASGPQKNTWPAEASIMNWARLLQIPPASQSRLVRTYLQ
                     SEAGKAAKLGGYLVELFWYLKAFGAPPNTYSMEKIRSEAEANKGRRARIQREADADCAS
                     PSDLRWVQQYMDVRRVCLDIIKAKAEGAEA"
     gene            complement(4495..5076)
                     /locus_tag="BF6_03876"
     CDS             complement(5244..5894)
                     /locus_tag="BF6_03877"
                     /inference="ab initio prediction:Prodigal:002006"
                     /codon_start=1
                     /transl_table=11
                     /product="hypothetical protein"
                     /translation="MTALQVVSPVSFDDLPEYPIDPDARLDSHGFVQWEFRRWLSSDMR
                     WNGSHECKSMWFELVNLAHSETPVGTLPHDMKRLARMIQPVVDRDHFESLCKLEYGPLH
                     GWRQCRCGDEIRLMHPVVTRIVKTAFASRANHAARVEAASQARKLQRLTEDIAQVAPKT
                     ATDPRKVRWISAFIEDRVSQRGGQRRTAEDLHIAVQACIAEIKNGKFPEKPES"
     gene            complement(5244..5894)
                     /locus_tag="BF6_03877"
     CDS             complement(5953..6315)
                     /locus_tag="BF6_03878"
                     /inference="ab initio prediction:Prodigal:002006"
                     /codon_start=1
                     /transl_table=11
                     /product="hypothetical protein"
                     /translation="MISGAEIAVCDLVEGAHYWAKFPDREWGVWHFKGGLMLSDMGGGY
                     RPDQFDHIVARVFTPEDVDAQDRALMRLRSTLSAISVEVAYSAETLAEAEEAIANVARL
                     ANAALDGAGAASGGVS"
     gene            complement(5953..6315)
                     /locus_tag="BF6_03878"
     CDS             complement(6312..6698)
                     /locus_tag="BF6_03879"
                     /inference="ab initio prediction:Prodigal:002006"
                     /codon_start=1
                     /transl_table=11
                     /product="hypothetical protein"
                     /translation="MTLMLPHSSNAVAPHPQPEDLLTFAHGELVEWTPWETGVCFNPGC
                     GRVFSPSRDWQIYCCPKCQAAGKAEMRKWGHRMALSALVWRMGKYEQTNEAERAAVRAA
                     RRHFTYIQSAWLADRQARASGVIR"
     gene            complement(6312..6698)
                     /locus_tag="BF6_03879"
     CDS             complement(6695..7873)
                     /locus_tag="BF6_03880"
                     /inference="ab initio prediction:Prodigal:002006"
                     /codon_start=1
                     /transl_table=11
                     /product="hypothetical protein"
                     /translation="MGVHLLQGDVLDMLATLPDNHFDCVVTSPPYWGLRDYGVEGQIGL
                     EPTLAEHLDVMVQVFAEVHRVLKPTGTCWVNYGDCYATTPNGRSAADAKAAGGDDRTFR
                     DKPFSTVGPICADGPPSSSTRARGGKNPSGQTGNSKRIMSGGYLKPKDLVMVPNRFAIA
                     MQEWGWWVRSEIIWAKPNPMPESVTDRPATAHEKIFMFTKEGRYDYDPSAVRVPAKHSG
                     LKGQDENGFKNPQNFNGKHKNGYRSSAPKSDKQRGHSRRHAGFNERWESMSREEQQANG
                     RNLRNFEPAPIQVWEIATRPFKEAHFATFPPELVERCLKAGCPQGGKVLDPFGGAGTTG
                     LVADRMQIDATLIELNPEYADIAIRRIEGDRPGFLGDVENDALKPFQEALKL"
     gene            complement(6695..7873)
                     /locus_tag="BF6_03880"
     CDS             complement(7873..8142)
                     /locus_tag="BF6_03881"
                     /inference="ab initio prediction:Prodigal:002006"
                     /codon_start=1
                     /transl_table=11
                     /product="hypothetical protein"
                     /translation="MSFHDQNENQIEEQFVSARACRNLWVGVLLEMYRLAFHPRSADRA
                     FEIQQAQNWFGTKDFAIVCEFAGLDPHCVWEGVQPYLACVRGVA"
     gene            complement(7873..8142)
                     /locus_tag="BF6_03881"
     CDS             complement(8139..8780)
                     /locus_tag="BF6_03882"
                     /inference="ab initio prediction:Prodigal:002006"
                     /codon_start=1
                     /transl_table=11
                     /product="hypothetical protein"
                     /translation="MAVLSGVQAQLARRRVRTVISLNLARGFGRAPFFRVWRMSDIASP
                     DLTLPASICWSHTAFDGLAKAGLFNYGLSFSEIVAECRGRLCYLATPYSKLAVDDRGDW
                     DLSASVECSVRAARCARALAGAGVTAISPIVQAVEMVHADIIRQELDPLDDDFWTNWCR
                     PLLRTAHVVIVPDLPGWAESNGVWAEVRAALNSNRRVFLMNVSETFEGAA"
     gene            complement(8139..8780)
                     /locus_tag="BF6_03882"
     CDS             complement(8814..9053)
                     /locus_tag="BF6_03883"
                     /inference="ab initio prediction:Prodigal:002006"
                     /codon_start=1
                     /transl_table=11
                     /product="hypothetical protein"
                     /translation="MDELDCTAYGLSNFIDDGAHWKRLISEAMKTTKGSRIAYDTCSTI
                     GRALVQYGAEQRGIAVTPPDPFALDDEAEGEAGE"
     gene            complement(8814..9053)
                     /locus_tag="BF6_03883"
     CDS             complement(9165..9791)
                     /locus_tag="BF6_03884"
                     /inference="ab initio prediction:Prodigal:002006"
                     /codon_start=1
                     /transl_table=11
                     /product="hypothetical protein"
                     /translation="MQAVVLSFDNLNNQGDDFAQMFALRKRLFVDQMQWDIPHTEQIEM
                     DQYDNIHAVYVCVKVDGRIVGGTRLLRTDARVGGYTYMVKDAHVGVLPPFPPDIAESEP
                     PASADVFEATRFFVDPGLDGRERNEVLAEVARAAHDAVRDRGGRSIIAIMSPGFLIWFK
                     RLGLVAKRAGATFRVAGDAMCVLTIGVSQQPLTDLGERPKSAVLA"
     gene            complement(9165..9791)
                     /locus_tag="BF6_03884"
     CDS             complement(9847..10359)
                     /locus_tag="BF6_03885"
                     /inference="ab initio prediction:Prodigal:002006"
                     /codon_start=1
                     /transl_table=11
                     /product="hypothetical protein"
                     /translation="MSDYPDEWLVRYFEVGLFRHDPIFQAGKICVANKCAAKFVDKSAN
                     PEFFAEAGAFGIGTDKVIVNSIGGNKLLLGSMAAASEIETFIDIVKLDHMDYLIEKVDG
                     LTDRQKEILDLFDWGMTTKQATSDLGITASAIDQHKRRIVDALGVSNFSAASSAYAVYK
                     WSGLMRN"
     gene            complement(9847..10359)
                     /locus_tag="BF6_03885"
     CDS             10563..10727
                     /locus_tag="BF6_03886"
                     /inference="ab initio prediction:Prodigal:002006"
                     /codon_start=1
                     /transl_table=11
                     /product="hypothetical protein"
                     /translation="MSTSKLDLDEQKNKLIQLIAHGDSALVEFISTQLQDYRSGVGESV
                     PAASKPHEG"
     gene            10563..10727
                     /locus_tag="BF6_03886"
     CDS             complement(10648..10983)
                     /locus_tag="BF6_03887"
                     /inference="ab initio prediction:Prodigal:002006"
                     /codon_start=1
                     /transl_table=11
                     /product="hypothetical protein"
                     /translation="MDWNRVRQNVGLRLQKAGLNPTSGSEAIGLSKHTLNKFLDGRSEK
                     LSPDSVEKIMKFFGLEFEAELEFENPFDEGRKALLAEAYRASPHEVYWLLEQIRRRRID
                     NPEVESK"
     gene            complement(10648..10983)
                     /locus_tag="BF6_03887"
     CDS             11179..11370
                     /locus_tag="BF6_03888"
                     /inference="ab initio prediction:Prodigal:002006"
                     /codon_start=1
                     /transl_table=11
                     /product="hypothetical protein"
                     /translation="MGSQIHGTQQKVEQEIAALKDQGETSRSAGRSLKDRILDRANLIG
                     QTRPAPLILIDALPGKGA"
     gene            11179..11370
                     /locus_tag="BF6_03888"
     CDS             11370..11585
                     /locus_tag="BF6_03889"
                     /inference="ab initio prediction:Prodigal:002006"
                     /codon_start=1
                     /transl_table=11
                     /product="hypothetical protein"
                     /translation="MSTLPQFARFWMVCRKPTGPNSKTEPRARYSTFDDAMADAAKLAR
                     ENDAQFLVLETVAVARPGDAQQESLF"
     gene            11370..11585
                     /locus_tag="BF6_03889"
     CDS             11582..12082
                     /locus_tag="BF6_03890"
                     /inference="ab initio prediction:Prodigal:002006"
                     /codon_start=1
                     /transl_table=11
                     /product="hypothetical protein"
                     /translation="MNLPINFDRMTPSTGSLYAGLLVRGALLAASGHFSRIRRWATSAT
                     GLRSFATHGKKGPPAQPNPVATFKLYALLRRPDGQMKTVEVSIPNDTPTPRIEATAHWE
                     VYAHPDALAFSENMNFTIEQVSIRPRHNQNLRTEADKLVYHQNKRLQLETLKRTEANAR
                     WAE"
     gene            11582..12082
                     /locus_tag="BF6_03890"
     CDS             12079..13668
                     /locus_tag="BF6_03891"
                     /inference="ab initio prediction:Prodigal:002006"
                     /codon_start=1
                     /transl_table=11
                     /product="hypothetical protein"
                     /translation="MIELPMIIDSFAGGGGASTGIEMALGRSPNVAINHDPRALSMHEA
                     NHPETIHLDSNIWDVDPLTVTQGRHVGLLWASPDCKHFSKAKGGAPRDRNIRDLAWVVV
                     KWAEDAKPDVILLENVEEFRTWGPICDAGKPISGLEGTTYEMWVKRLRKAGYKVQWREL
                     RACDYGAPTIRKRFFMVARRDGRPIVWPKPTHGDPNSRAVQTGKLLPWRTAAEIIDWSI
                     PCPSIFLTPEQAKEWGKANGQHPPKRPLAENTLKRIARGIQRYVIDAKEPFFVTYGQHG
                     GASRSAVDPLHTVTASIKDQNALVVPTLIQTGYGERKGQAPRVPGLDKPIGTMVAGGAK
                     HALVAAFLAQHNAGPNNANLSGRPATAPLSTLTTTGAQQQIVAAHLMNMHGTQRSARDL
                     NDPHPTICAGGGHGALVAAFLHKYYGTGEGQVADEPLHTLTTKDRFGLVTVEINGATYA
                     ITDICMRMLTAREQFRAQGFPDTYEIDRGADGSRMTKKEQTRMCGNSVPPDIADALARA
                     NCAHLIEQAGAA"
     gene            12079..13668
                     /locus_tag="BF6_03891"
     CDS             13665..13925
                     /locus_tag="BF6_03892"
                     /inference="ab initio prediction:Prodigal:002006"
                     /codon_start=1
                     /transl_table=11
                     /product="hypothetical protein"
                     /translation="MSLANPSAPQQAGILCNDPQFQRFAATRCGAPSETFNASAAAEYL
                     RQACQIESRRDLSSDSAAHERFQILRTEFDAWTGRIARPRN"
     gene            13665..13925
                     /locus_tag="BF6_03892"
     CDS             13937..14449
                     /locus_tag="BF6_03893"
                     /inference="ab initio prediction:Prodigal:002006"
                     /codon_start=1
                     /transl_table=11
                     /product="hypothetical protein"
                     /translation="MQALRISNATRGPREQKRTDASLTTALLALLAAFAAFLLLVLFAP
                     AANAERLVIEPGSAWSDGGYVRQYVRKRNKVDAVEIRGRCVSSCTVFLSHENVCVSRKA
                     RFGFHALSYRGAIASTAVQQDYAFNLLGCPDLGQWFLAGPAHERKRVVYLNGSAVIDAC
                     GFRECEA"
     gene            13937..14449
                     /locus_tag="BF6_03893"
     CDS             14510..14929
                     /locus_tag="BF6_03894"
                     /inference="ab initio prediction:Prodigal:002006"
                     /codon_start=1
                     /transl_table=11
                     /product="hypothetical protein"
                     /translation="MTKRKNTDEAQTIAERDPYAIHGLEQMLTLFDGGDFIKEFKGDHR
                     ALLQKMQEHIEEYGQKAAKGSFTLTVSYELNGAGDLGMSASAAFKEPTKPASKAGAYVD
                     QNGQMTLYSPMMKRMHSGVRDVTPHDPETGEVRDV"
     gene            14510..14929
                     /locus_tag="BF6_03894"
     CDS             14969..15973
                     /locus_tag="BF6_03895"
                     /inference="ab initio prediction:Prodigal:002006"
                     /codon_start=1
                     /transl_table=11
                     /product="hypothetical protein"
                     /translation="MAGEKQDITIAPALENPAQTVRDLMADIGHHDDVQTPDQMDLTKA
                     HLLTVPNHRAVEDLTEAHRKALEFLKPARRMGTARFDDLASIIAWANRFKGDTSVLFAK
                     PDMTKPTLTCVADYHASGPVDVENTSGDPSARHCHHRAVYSFPLSEEWKAWMGISGQPL
                     DKDEMGEFIEAQAKDVFDPTPAILKGNISDKIQPWETRLIETAQKIEGRYGQLTQLLAM
                     SKQFQVHETSNLTVKTNRDTGEQEVQFLNEHKAPDGKPLNIPNLIIIAIPVFMGGAPFR
                     MPVRFRYRKMGGQVKFILSVYNPEKAFELAFKEAVEQATEETGLPTFMGSPEA"
     gene            14969..15973
                     /locus_tag="BF6_03895"
     CDS             16031..16225
                     /locus_tag="BF6_03896"
                     /inference="ab initio prediction:Prodigal:002006"
                     /codon_start=1
                     /transl_table=11
                     /product="hypothetical protein"
                     /translation="MTHKLIPPAVKVCDALIPLTSGKLPQEILVLNPETVAVIAEIDGV
                     DYVLTMNRVPQQRPRPATQ"
     gene            16031..16225
                     /locus_tag="BF6_03896"
     CDS             16236..16484
                     /locus_tag="BF6_03897"
                     /inference="ab initio prediction:Prodigal:002006"
                     /codon_start=1
                     /transl_table=11
                     /product="hypothetical protein"
                     /translation="MRYPTPNAEGYFWAKLVHPHEMPEGEDWTSPDWEVVSVSDNNGQG
                     DDKWRVYVPGIEPGQLIDAFVWGPRVPDFKSSSGTAQ"
     gene            16236..16484
                     /locus_tag="BF6_03897"
     CDS             16481..16699
                     /locus_tag="BF6_03898"
                     /inference="ab initio prediction:Prodigal:002006"
                     /codon_start=1
                     /transl_table=11
                     /product="hypothetical protein"
                     /translation="MNWYAQQRQNWIGEMLRIYGFINRSHIVAKFGCSPQSAGHDLTAF
                     QSENADWVRYDTRRKSYVNTKEQGRAA"
     gene            16481..16699
                     /locus_tag="BF6_03898"
     CDS             16696..16800
                     /locus_tag="BF6_03899"
                     /inference="ab initio prediction:Prodigal:002006"
                     /codon_start=1
                     /transl_table=11
                     /product="hypothetical protein"
                     /translation="MIPIPAIFYEFLPPFWKAFYHPIRVVRYSANRTN"
     gene            16696..16800
                     /locus_tag="BF6_03899"
     CDS             16812..17327
                     /locus_tag="BF6_03900"
                     /inference="ab initio prediction:Prodigal:002006"
                     /codon_start=1
                     /transl_table=11
                     /product="hypothetical protein"
                     /translation="MPIVTQEWTHSLTCMQQTVLLTAVRGPDGVAKYHPCKFLIRWFRR
                     CVLLGALDHNVFENPYDPRGGSFTGPSYEWPPGLDHDWTAKMNAVVERYLQSLDELPHH
                     FQLHLMHAAEIIGYKHPDAKIRDWWHWLYMELVKDMHLAPETEAELDYRLGDSEAQWRA
                     TSSEATQA"
     gene            16812..17327
                     /locus_tag="BF6_03900"
     CDS             17330..17671
                     /locus_tag="BF6_03901"
                     /inference="ab initio prediction:Prodigal:002006"
                     /codon_start=1
                     /transl_table=11
                     /product="hypothetical protein"
                     /translation="MPRNISFAMTTQQVQDRSKDVTRRFGWWFLKPGDHLNGVKKAMGL
                     RKGEKIERLCLIEVVSVRAEPLNAITQADVIREGFPGWTPQEFVQFLVRHYRCDPAEPV
                     NRIEFKYLD"
     gene            17330..17671
                     /locus_tag="BF6_03901"
     CDS             17684..18031
                     /locus_tag="BF6_03902"
                     /inference="ab initio prediction:Prodigal:002006"
                     /codon_start=1
                     /transl_table=11
                     /product="hypothetical protein"
                     /translation="MTAKLCRSCGKALRKQYSFAVFQRYANTFIGHIVRDENPETRDDV
                     DRLVNMPIAYIRRHPEKKHLIHFAALWDGESYLDNYFCTNRCAQLMGRVAARDGMWLQS
                     AADVRDLTEQG"
     gene            17684..18031
                     /locus_tag="BF6_03902"
     CDS             18243..19328
                     /locus_tag="BF6_03903"
                     /inference="ab initio prediction:Prodigal:002006"
                     /codon_start=1
                     /transl_table=11
                     /product="hypothetical protein"
                     /translation="MPLEAYKRGKVWWVKGRVEYNGLAISDYYRCSSGASTEAGAKDWI
                     RAEEDRQIRCHVLGEESALTFADAVMLYKAKPAEAKFLIPIVEKIGNEFVHKITPEQVR
                     DLGPVIYPKASTDTWKRQIITPVSAVINNAHDRGKCHPIRIRSYTSQQRIDQDKIRGKQ
                     SRPERKAGSWDWIRAVQPHANPYVAAGLEFMFETGVRVSQLVAIEPRHCDLQNGRVKII
                     ASKGHPEQWVSISTALVVTMANLKPRAPHNRKHGYKLPRRMFGYADRSGFTAALRTACK
                     AAKVEYLSPHQAGRHGFYTELRVRQGVDPVKAAKAGRWSNPALPDKIYAHVEGDDREMR
                     DRIRTGAVQPLNVKHAKGMKE"
     gene            18243..19328
                     /locus_tag="BF6_03903"
     CDS             complement(20129..20629)
                     /locus_tag="BF6_03904"
                     /inference="ab initio prediction:Prodigal:002006"
                     /codon_start=1
                     /transl_table=11
                     /product="hypothetical protein"
                     /translation="MRGVFVCALSALFSIFASVSSAATLSPTEGLAVDFSSGTTFDIYD
                     VYWSASPFAANQLRVTVYSGPGLTGSIVGSRVLPFAASGGGMYIDTPSAGPNGSIIATA
                     EFGTIENFSFSNLAVLLDATGRRLGNATYESAPYVASPSPVPLPAGLLLIVSALGALGA
                     LAP"
     gene            complement(20129..20629)
                     /locus_tag="BF6_03904"
     CDS             complement(20926..21618)
                     /gene="fixK_1"
                     /locus_tag="BF6_03905"
                     /inference="ab initio prediction:Prodigal:002006"
                     /inference="similar to AA sequence:UniProtKB:P26488"
                     /codon_start=1
                     /transl_table=11
                     /product="Nitrogen fixation regulation protein FixK"
                     /db_xref="COG:COG0664"
                     /translation="MAHEAQKAIARQSLLLKSLPDQHVDTLLSHAIWRSYDRGETIFLQ
                     EEKAKAVHVVLAGWVKLFRMSPTGAEAVVSVFTRGESFGEAVALRNVPYPVSAEAVSAC
                     EIMHIPSPLLLSLMKEDPEIGVSILASTFTHLHALVAQLEQLKAQTGAQRVAEFLLSLC
                     DTDAQACDVELPYDKMLIAGRLGMKPESLSRAFSRLKTVGVKINRNHAEIADVDRLRDY
                     AESDPSEK"
     gene            complement(20926..21618)
                     /locus_tag="BF6_03905"
                     /gene="fixK_1"
     CDS             21797..23020
                     /gene="hemA_2"
                     /locus_tag="BF6_03906"
                     /EC_number="2.3.1.37"
                     /inference="ab initio prediction:Prodigal:002006"
                     /inference="similar to AA sequence:UniProtKB:P18079"
                     /codon_start=1
                     /transl_table=11
                     /product="5-aminolevulinate synthase"
                     /db_xref="COG:COG0156"
                     /translation="MDYERFFSQSLDSLREEGNYRVFIDLQRRCGSFPNARQTDGQVQR
                     DVRIWCSNDYLGMGQHPAVISAMHDTLDRCGAGAGGTRNISGTTHDHVLLESELADLHG
                     KEAALLFTSGYVSNWAALGTLASKIPGLIVFSDALNHASMIEGIRHSRAQKVIWKHNDL
                     EDLEAKLAAADPDAPKMIAFESVYSMDGDIAPIKEICDLADNYDAMTYLDEVHAVGLYG
                     PRGGGIAEREGLMDRLTVIEGTLGKAFGVVGGYIAASAALCDFVRSFASGFIFTTALPP
                     SIAAGAAASIRHLKQSSAERNLQKARVAQVRARLDAEGIPHLPNPSHIIPVMVGDPVKC
                     KFISDTLLEEFGIYIQPINYPTVPKGTERLRITPSPVHTDADIGHLVNALSALWQRCQI
                     ARMPMAAQ"
     gene            21797..23020
                     /locus_tag="BF6_03906"
                     /gene="hemA_2"
     CDS             complement(23077..23325)
                     /locus_tag="BF6_03907"
                     /inference="ab initio prediction:Prodigal:002006"
                     /codon_start=1
                     /transl_table=11
                     /product="hypothetical protein"
                     /translation="MIANTLTRAWLALLVLSLGSAVLTTMPLPSEVLGGGILILALAKS
                     RIILAHYLDLAASPSWLRGFTMVLTGFAVLIFGLYLI"
     gene            complement(23077..23325)
                     /locus_tag="BF6_03907"
     CDS             complement(23331..23879)
                     /gene="ctaE_2"
                     /locus_tag="BF6_03908"
                     /EC_number="1.9.3.1"
                     /inference="ab initio prediction:Prodigal:002006"
                     /inference="similar to AA sequence:UniProtKB:Q9AEL8"
                     /codon_start=1
                     /transl_table=11
                     /product="Cytochrome c oxidase subunit 3"
                     /db_xref="COG:COG1845"
                     /translation="MSDTSLIDELPGELLMWVLIISELLVFGAGMIAFMGVRLTDPVGF
                     AEAQSHLHRTGAAFNTAVLVTSGYLAAQALHWRQASRRGAARLALFGAALLGVVFLIIK
                     GTEYADKAAQGIGYETHPFFLFYYLLTGFHAAHVLAGVGILLLVAWRDDPRNIEAGAQF
                     WHMVDLVWIMLFPVIYLLG"
     gene            complement(23331..23879)
                     /locus_tag="BF6_03908"
                     /gene="ctaE_2"
     CDS             complement(23876..25798)
                     /locus_tag="BF6_03909"
                     /inference="ab initio prediction:Prodigal:002006"
                     /codon_start=1
                     /transl_table=11
                     /product="hypothetical protein"
                     /translation="MVRIEFEPWEPEETIGKLWHTLASRLDAPEVHVGAAVDLSEVAGR
                     LAVLFRGLGGSPGVELRPVSPEVSRHRLSWRRKLATEAELMPRASFDGEVLRLPDRLAV
                     FPAREANGALYVWLASAAAHAGTRIEENDPLRADVHALIAAQSMVETTLDDAPGLRPLY
                     TELCKGVLHHRDIPGLPPVEATVEELVRHMLGDPAPLSDRAEQILTLDDDLIAPRGYQP
                     MRPVPLWPELRAVGFSEHNEVENPETEGPPEESSEKTHRARRRKSDQANRSDSFILHKF
                     EAILSWAEFLNINRRIDDDDPDNAKKAADDQEEIGLGQISKAPPTKLKLHLDLAPEDVN
                     RERLSGRILYPEWDVRTGQYLPDHVNVLLSDAEIREDAAEFGKDPATARRIRAVKRQFE
                     ALRPGRVMTRGHLDGDQLDIEAAVRAETDRMASGEGNERIWMQSRPVARDLAVSIVLDV
                     SRSTESAVTGRAVIDVEREALAALAWGLNACGDDFAIHAFSSLKRQRVYVQRCKRFDEP
                     MSSTVEQRIASLRPGHYTRLGAAIRHCSADLAKQTRKRRLLLVITDGKPNDLDHYEGRH
                     GIEDTRQAVLEARRAGQSVFGVTIDKTGKSWFPRMFGQGGFAVIPDPHRLTMALPQIYR
                     QLVGA"
     gene            complement(23876..25798)
                     /locus_tag="BF6_03909"
     CDS             complement(25808..26617)
                     /gene="nirQ"
                     /locus_tag="BF6_03910"
                     /inference="ab initio prediction:Prodigal:002006"
                     /inference="similar to AA sequence:UniProtKB:Q02441"
                     /codon_start=1
                     /transl_table=11
                     /product="Denitrification regulatory protein NirQ"
                     /db_xref="COG:COG0714"
                     /translation="MDGSRNMGTGAADAPFYLPQRDECDVFTAAYNNDLPVLLKGPTGC
                     GKTRFVAHMAARLGRPLYTVACHDDLAAADLIGRYLLKGGETVWVDGPLTRAVREGAIC
                     YLDEVVEARKDVTVVLHPLTDDRRILPIDRTGEELEAAPGFMLVASYNPGYQNILKTLK
                     PSTRQRFISLEFDFPSPEMEAEVVAQESGLALERCKPLIRLANKLRGLKGQDLEEGVST
                     RLVVYAATLIAQGMSTDRAILAAMIEPLTDDEDIKRGLLDLVTAVFG"
     gene            complement(25808..26617)
                     /locus_tag="BF6_03910"
                     /gene="nirQ"
     CDS             complement(26620..28020)
                     /gene="norB"
                     /locus_tag="BF6_03911"
                     /EC_number="1.7.2.5"
                     /inference="ab initio prediction:Prodigal:002006"
                     /inference="similar to AA sequence:UniProtKB:P98008"
                     /codon_start=1
                     /transl_table=11
                     /product="Nitric oxide reductase subunit B"
                     /translation="MKYESQKIAYAYFAVAMALFAIQVIGGLLAGLIYVFPNFLSELLP
                     FNIVRMLHTNSLIVWLILGFFGAAYFLIPEESEREIHSPKLAYLQLIILVVGTLGVVVT
                     YVFNLFEGNWLLGKEGREFLEQPKWVKAGIVVAALIFLYNVSMTVLKGKKTAITNILLL
                     GLWGLALLFLFAFYNPGNLALDKQYWWYVVHLWVEGVWELIMASILAYLMLKLTGVDRE
                     IVEKWLYVIVAAALFSGILGTGHHYYWIGTPAYWQWIGSIFSSLEVIPFFAMMAFAFVM
                     VWKGRRDHPNKAALLWSLGCATLAFFGAGVWGFLHTLHGVNYYTHGTQITAAHGHLAFY
                     GAYVCLNLAIFSYAMPILKNRDPYNQVLNMGSFWLMTSGMVFMTFVLTFGGTVQTHMQR
                     VVGDYFMDVQDQIAIFYWMRLGSGVVVVLGALLFIYSIWVPRKEMVEPGPIERDRLEND
                     PDHVAAES"
     gene            complement(26620..28020)
                     /locus_tag="BF6_03911"
                     /gene="norB"
     CDS             complement(28037..28486)
                     /gene="norC"
                     /locus_tag="BF6_03912"
                     /inference="ab initio prediction:Prodigal:002006"
                     /inference="similar to AA sequence:UniProtKB:Q52527"
                     /codon_start=1
                     /transl_table=11
                     /product="Nitric oxide reductase subunit C"
                     /db_xref="COG:COG2010"
                     /translation="MREVMTKSMARNIFYGGSLFFILIFLALSAHSHWYIVNSENSAKL
                     DESVVRGKHVWEKHACINCHTILGEGAYFAPEVANVMTRWGVLDDPESAFESLKGWMEA
                     QPTGIPGRRQMPQFNLSDEELRDLTNFLIWTDNIDAQGWPPNEAG"
     gene            complement(28037..28486)
                     /locus_tag="BF6_03912"
                     /gene="norC"
     CDS             complement(28586..29767)
                     /locus_tag="BF6_03913"
                     /inference="ab initio prediction:Prodigal:002006"
                     /codon_start=1
                     /transl_table=11
                     /product="hypothetical protein"
                     /translation="MPAIVARVLGEAFRVFFLSAGLYGLFVGLVWGLWLAVPYMAPDYG
                     MTPPMWHAHEMIFGYATAALGGFFLTAVPNWTGAPEARARFITLAAGLWLAGRMAMWFS
                     GMLPPVLVAMVDLAFVPVLAAKILTQLIRRPKPQNMIFLLLLSLIWVADLMTHLEWMEV
                     TADTLQTGLRAGLLSLCAMIAILGGRITPAFTRNAMKREGVPEADWPVSVAVLDKAGMI
                     LALILPLSVLVFGAGPVAGVVALALGAVQVLRMARWRARWAVRQPILLALHLGLGMLAL
                     GLILWGLSVLGLGNEVAALHVLGIGCVGGMTLAVMSRAALGHSGRALIAPAPMVVAYGL
                     MAVAALSRWIGADLNAGYMVAMLLSDGLWVCAFALYLIAMWPALTGPRAARAG"
     gene            complement(28586..29767)
                     /locus_tag="BF6_03913"
     CDS             30001..31677
                     /gene="nirS_1"
                     /locus_tag="BF6_03914"
                     /EC_number="1.7.2.1"
                     /inference="ab initio prediction:Prodigal:002006"
                     /inference="similar to AA sequence:UniProtKB:P24040"
                     /codon_start=1
                     /transl_table=11
                     /product="Nitrite reductase"
                     /translation="MSLGISYNKTGRAFGAGLAMLLGSVAAPAFAEEPTLSEEAFESSK
                     QLYFEQCAGCHGVLRKGATGKSLEPHWKKTAADGTVTEGGTLALGQERLEKIIAWGTEG
                     GMNNFSDIMTEQEIKDMATYIQMEAPKPPEMSLEQMKETRKVYVEEADYPTEPLHGRNW
                     ENFFVVIERDVGKVAVIDGDTKEVLTHIPTGYAVHVLKASEHHSITEPEHPGRFWYTMG
                     RDGKMTKIDLWQKPENMLVSEVKIAYDARDVAVSGDGKYVIGGGYWPPHFAIVDAQTME
                     PVKVVSTRGVNVDGDYVEEARVAAIYTTPNEPTWIVAIKELGQLWQVDYTDLDNLRIDK
                     IDSAKFLHDGFFDPTGRYFQIAANASNKMVVVDTQTHKLEAMIDTAALPHPGPGANWVD
                     PNCGPVAGTTHLGVGTVTVWGNDPENRPDDAWKVCYEVETDGPGLFVRTHPNSDYIWAD
                     QTKHPEPEIQQSVQVISKETGEIVKTIQITEDEGSAAVHFEFNADGTEVWVSKWNLSDS
                     KEPNGQIVIFDAKTLEEIGRIEGLYAPTGKFNVYNRSNHVT"
     gene            30001..31677
                     /locus_tag="BF6_03914"
                     /gene="nirS_1"
     CDS             31802..33589
                     /locus_tag="BF6_03915"
                     /inference="ab initio prediction:Prodigal:002006"
                     /codon_start=1
                     /transl_table=11
                     /product="hypothetical protein"
                     /translation="MTSEPDKKPPIWRRYFLWGMPVAGIAAAFVGGIIFWGGFNTAMEA
                     TNTKDFCISCHEMRDFVYEEYTGTIHDVNRSGVGAVCSDCHVPKDWTHKIIRKIKASKE
                     LYGKMVGTINTREKFEAKRVHLAMNEWERMKATDSRECRNCHDFESMMPEFQKPRARQQ
                     HLNAMEIGQTCIDCHKGIAHSDARDRADEEYLEKLETPNPDFIRPIPPEYLVSLERIEA
                     KEAAEAEAEKAAKAAQQEAVQAQIAAAVDAAVAEERAAANGEEAAAPSDGGGGDVPGNV
                     DWNAVASADLKLFYPGQASFEWVQNGKFHGGARPLTKGGDQCSTCHAKELDTIGNKIVA
                     GGDLEPTPIPGKRGVIDATVQAAHDDENLYIRLQWPDAGHNPAPFVDGGKMDPDNQIKV
                     AMMITGTGIEMGDQVGCWASCHADNSYMPFDPGAEAIAANGDVSGRLTAQDTVTKYISE
                     SRTEVDTKGRRGKPMGGWDKLHTAEQIEQYLADGTYLDLMRVYADGSATNGYLLEQRVV
                     NDGEIAASAELSGGMWTVVFTRPLNSGAPGDVPLEAGNTYTVGFAIHDDFAAARFHHVT
                     LDTSLALDDDSAFINVVKQ"
     gene            31802..33589
                     /locus_tag="BF6_03915"
     CDS             33643..34044
                     /gene="petE"
                     /locus_tag="BF6_03916"
                     /inference="ab initio prediction:Prodigal:002006"
                     /inference="protein motif:HAMAP:MF_00566"
                     /codon_start=1
                     /transl_table=11
                     /product="Plastocyanin"
                     /translation="MKPHRLLPALLLLAAPAWADETAEICAEAEDRYVEMFDQPSSAVE
                     DAEVVLMYKYNFCPRELTVKPGTTVRWINVDKRTSHSVLLKDGSEPESDRLFPEESVDM
                     TFLTPGPQEYLCGPHWETQDMIGMITVEP"
     gene            33643..34044
                     /locus_tag="BF6_03916"
                     /gene="petE"
     CDS             34247..35008
                     /gene="sumT_2"
                     /locus_tag="BF6_03917"
                     /EC_number="2.1.1.107"
                     /inference="ab initio prediction:Prodigal:002006"
                     /inference="similar to AA sequence:UniProtKB:O34744"
                     /codon_start=1
                     /transl_table=11
                     /product="Uroporphyrinogen-III C-methyltransferase"
                     /db_xref="COG:COG0007"
                     /translation="MSGKVFLIGAGPGDPELMTLRALRMLQEADVVVYDRLVSDGILAL
                     HADGARLIPVGKAPKCHTVPQDRINEILKEEALAGHTVARLKGGDPMIFGRGSEEAAYL
                     MAYGIAVEYAPGITAAQGASSSTGVPLTHRGLATSVQYVTGHRQADKVLDLDWKRLADP
                     DSTLVVYMGVANIGQIAMGLMTESLPGSTPVLAVGKATTPDESRMVSRLDQLAADVRKA
                     DLKAPTLFIIGKVVSLCAERPLADLLEQAHG"
     gene            34247..35008
                     /locus_tag="BF6_03917"
                     /gene="sumT_2"
     CDS             35001..35426
                     /locus_tag="BF6_03918"
                     /inference="ab initio prediction:Prodigal:002006"
                     /codon_start=1
                     /transl_table=11
                     /product="hypothetical protein"
                     /translation="MAKLGHKSLGQCQVPAGGQAPSRGMDRVLPRRAGQRSGWTAHAVL
                     TTAVVLATSAFAAEAIDPNALKRLVHQDCGSCHGLSLKGGLGPDLRSETLQHYDADVLT
                     GVILDGIPDTAMPPWRPLISEEEAEWIARYLLEQEEQ"
     gene            35001..35426
                     /locus_tag="BF6_03918"
     CDS             35423..36568
                     /locus_tag="BF6_03919"
                     /inference="ab initio prediction:Prodigal:002006"
                     /codon_start=1
                     /transl_table=11
                     /product="hypothetical protein"
                     /translation="MKHLILGLAATLMITTAHADPTATGDLGLVIERAKGSVLLVDQSD
                     RAALARIEGLGDLSHASLVYSPDERFAYVFGRDGGLTKVDIVTRQIVNRVVQAGNAIGG
                     AISDDGKLVAVSNYEPGGVRVFDADTLEMVADIPTDSKTIGLVDAPGRRFVFTMWDTGE
                     TWIADFAKGDPAITKITDMGKNPYDALITANGRTYITGLFGEDGLTALDLWAENPEPIR
                     VLPDYGRGQEEMPVYKMPHLEGWALTGREFVLPAVGHHEVLWIDSDTLTETGRTKTHGQ
                     PVFAMARPDGRQVWVNFAHPLNDTIQVVDSVSKEIIHEFKPGPAVLHMEFTPRGHEVWL
                     SVRDANKVMVYDTQTFEKLREIDADSPSGIFFTARAHKTGL"
     gene            35423..36568
                     /locus_tag="BF6_03919"
     CDS             36572..37561
                     /locus_tag="BF6_03920"
                     /inference="ab initio prediction:Prodigal:002006"
                     /codon_start=1
                     /transl_table=11
                     /product="hypothetical protein"
                     /translation="MDHITDPIDRRLLDEFQRDFPITDHPFQVLGNTLGLDEAEVIDRL
                     TRMRATGRITRVGATIAPGAVSASTLAAVAAPDERLEEVAAIIDAEPGVNHNYQREDDW
                     NLWFVTTGPDRAHVNGTLARISHRTGLRVLDLRLVRPFNVDLGFRMSGNTRNVPGPRKV
                     DCSAMRDGDRPLLQALSSGLQLVIDPFADLARSLGRSAPEVMARIEALHDAGIISRLGV
                     IVRHRALGWSANAMVVWDMPADQVGTAGPALAAHPGVTLCYERNPVEDIWPYRLYSMIH
                     ARSRSEALETLSSAVALPELACARHKVLFSTRCFKQTGALIHQKEAAA"
     gene            36572..37561
                     /locus_tag="BF6_03920"
     CDS             37558..38007
                     /locus_tag="BF6_03921"
                     /inference="ab initio prediction:Prodigal:002006"
                     /codon_start=1
                     /transl_table=11
                     /product="hypothetical protein"
                     /translation="MTLDATDRAILNRMQDDLPLSTHPYAAIATELSISESDLLGRLKR
                     MKEERIITRFGPFFDAAAMGGAFCLCAMAVPPENFETVLTKVNAHPEVAHNYERTHRLN
                     MWFVLATETPEGIEATADAIERETGIEVLCFPKLQEFFIGFRVAA"
     gene            37558..38007
                     /locus_tag="BF6_03921"
     CDS             38004..38486
                     /locus_tag="BF6_03922"
                     /inference="ab initio prediction:Prodigal:002006"
                     /codon_start=1
                     /transl_table=11
                     /product="hypothetical protein"
                     /translation="MIDAKDREIIEALQGGLPLVPAPYAQVASDMGMDEDELLLRLADL
                     KSSGVIRRIAAAPNHYKLGMTSNGMTVWDVEDNRVTELGTRIGALPFVTHCYERPRALP
                     DWPYNLFAMVHGTDRDEVEEKRAEITAILGEACRAKDILYSTRILKKTGLRLKTKG"
     gene            38004..38486
                     /locus_tag="BF6_03922"
     CDS             38490..39704
                     /gene="pqqE_2"
                     /locus_tag="BF6_03923"
                     /EC_number="1.21.98.4"
                     /inference="ab initio prediction:Prodigal:002006"
                     /inference="similar to AA sequence:UniProtKB:P71517"
                     /codon_start=1
                     /transl_table=11
                     /product="PqqA peptide cyclase"
                     /db_xref="COG:COG0535"
                     /translation="MFRLTEYMHQLVTPTPVRKRRPGPVKPVVIWNLTRRCNLKCRHCY
                     TVSADVAFPGELSHEQAMVTLEDLGQFRVPALILSGGEPLDRFDFFDIAKRARDLVPML
                     ALSTNGTRIHDETADMIADVGFNYVGISLDGIGATNDWFRGVEGAFADALRGVRECKKR
                     GIKVGLRFCLTEGTQHHLPDLLKLCDDEGVDKFYLSHLVYAGRGDKNRGEDAEHMRTRN
                     ELDLLLERAWEAASGGRPLDIVTGNNDADAGYFLNWVRARFDADKAAHVREHLAAWGGN
                     SSGLGVANIDNLGRVHPDTYWSDYTVGNVKTKPFSELWTSDDPMLAMLRTRPRPLKGRC
                     GACQLKDVCGGNTRIRALQLTGDPWAEDPACYLTNQEIGVEDAGKRLQVTPFRGKSHDP
                     AHQFF"
     gene            38490..39704
                     /locus_tag="BF6_03923"
                     /gene="pqqE_2"
     CDS             39679..41232
                     /gene="nirS_2"
                     /locus_tag="BF6_03924"
                     /EC_number="1.7.2.1"
                     /inference="ab initio prediction:Prodigal:002006"
                     /inference="similar to AA sequence:UniProtKB:P24474"
                     /codon_start=1
                     /transl_table=11
                     /product="Nitrite reductase"
                     /db_xref="COG:COG2010"
                     /translation="MTRRINSFDTLKIGTFCSLLLAGTAWADAPADYAEHCASCHGENR
                     LGGVGPALIPETLKRMRGPRVAAVIAEGRTATQMPAFSHELDALQIEELAGWLKSPLET
                     DPEWGEADIMASRTLDEDYVPVDAPVWDSDPMNITLAVETGDHHVSVLDGDTFEVLDRF
                     ETPFAVHGGPKFSPDGRYVFIMSRDGWVQKYDIWALKQVGRVRAGLNSRNIAMSGDGKW
                     VAVANYLPNSLTLLSTEDLSVAKVVEVKSKKGVPSRVSAVYQAPPRESFVLALKDVPEI
                     WEVFYGANPPQSGLGHDFRIEGQFKNPDPFPVRKITTPDYLDDFFFDQSYEYVMGASRD
                     GEGGQVIDLVIGQKVADLDLPGMPHLGSGITWQHGDTTVMATPHLTDGTVSVIDMETWE
                     TVKRIKTEGPGFFMRSHENSPYVWADVFFGPNKDAMHVIDKQSLEIVKTLRPAPGKTVA
                     HVEFTKDGSHALVSIWEDDGAVIVYDAQTLEEVRRLPMRKPSGKYNVWNKITFSEGTSH
                     "
     gene            39679..41232
                     /locus_tag="BF6_03924"
                     /gene="nirS_2"
     CDS             41189..41452
                     /locus_tag="BF6_03925"
                     /inference="ab initio prediction:Prodigal:002006"
                     /codon_start=1
                     /transl_table=11
                     /product="hypothetical protein"
                     /translation="MSGTKSPSRKEPATEGKWPVWKLAILLYPATALTVAINLFLAGLI
                     ANSAGYGIIEPVTAILWSIPLGVPASWLAGRWVRGLMDEADS"
     gene            41189..41452
                     /locus_tag="BF6_03925"
     CDS             41594..42058
                     /locus_tag="BF6_03926"
                     /inference="ab initio prediction:Prodigal:002006"
                     /codon_start=1
                     /transl_table=11
                     /product="hypothetical protein"
                     /translation="MPAFNPLHMSAVCASRAACAVAGIFLLLLQLLGPALASPGESMWV
                     EICSEAGAVWVQVDLEEDTTDPTAPCPNCADCALCAVTSAAPVPEMPVFYREGLIHAAH
                     CENRDLLSVTSVKRLWPETRAPPRVTQETTERALRASMASTQIIGGAPWS"
     gene            41594..42058
                     /locus_tag="BF6_03926"
     CDS             42049..44226
                     /locus_tag="BF6_03927"
                     /inference="ab initio prediction:Prodigal:002006"
                     /codon_start=1
                     /transl_table=11
                     /product="hypothetical protein"
                     /translation="MVVSRAIHFLLALSLSCLLAISAHADSLASFLPDIEPADLAPGAD
                     AFGPVRDDVPVAPVLKGGETVAWAFLTSDFVGTTGYSGKPIHVVAAIDDDAVLTGVKLV
                     KHSEPIVLIGIPNSRMVELTEGYTGLDLKVEVETGGEGHDLDIISGATVTIMVIDDSLV
                     RGGIKVSRALGLGGLSPLLADGPKREIDMAKNSAYDWATLSGDGSVRRLTLDVGQVNAA
                     FEATGDQRAIKRPEPGEPDDTFIDMHLALVSVPSIGKSLLGEAEYQNLVEWLDEGEQAI
                     LVLGRGAYSFKGSGYVRGGIFDRIQLIQGDNSVRFFDKQQERLGKVAASDAPSFTELDI
                     FKIPAEAEFNPAEPFRLQLLVQRAIGAVEKTFLTFDLGYKLPERYLLPVAASAVVDDAT
                     GEAAAKAALWQRIWKDRTVEIGVLGIMLLVLTATFFFQFHATMNARVFYWFRIGYLTMT
                     LFFIGWYANAQLSVVNLMALAGSLRTGFSWDAFLLDPLVFIQWFAVAAALLFWGRGAYC
                     GWLCPFGALQELTNKIARACRVPQWTLPWGLNERLWPAKYMIFLVLFGISFVSIPLAEK
                     YAEIEPFKTAIILKFMRDWPFVVFALLLLGVGLFIERFYCRYLCPLGGALAIPARIRMF
                     DWLRRYKECGTPCQTCANECPVQAIHPTGEINPNECVTCLHCQVLYQSETKCPVVIRQL
                     KRRAKTGSVDLKTPLGQPPANHPNAKPQSVS"
     gene            42049..44226
                     /locus_tag="BF6_03927"
     CDS             44243..46150
                     /gene="nosZ"
                     /locus_tag="BF6_03928"
                     /EC_number="1.7.2.4"
                     /inference="ab initio prediction:Prodigal:002006"
                     /inference="similar to AA sequence:UniProtKB:P94127"
                     /codon_start=1
                     /transl_table=11
                     /product="Nitrous-oxide reductase"
                     /translation="MSDNESKLNITRRGMLGATATGAVLAGTGLGSTLMTAKQASAAAN
                     ANLEPGELDEYYGFWSSGQTGELRILGFPSMRELMRVPVFNRCSATGWGQTNESLKIMT
                     DGLLPETKEFLAKRGLKTYDNGDLHHPHMSFTDGTYDGRYLFMNDKANTRVARVRCDVM
                     KCDKITEIPNAKAIHGLRPQKFPRTGYVFANGEDETPLVNDGTVLDDPSQYVNIFTALD
                     GDTMEVAWQVIVSGNLDNTDCDYQGKYAYSTSYNSEMGMNLAEMTENELDHVVVFNLAE
                     IEAGIEAGDYQELKGVKVLDGRKGQNKKYTRYIPIPNSPHGINTAPDGKHVCINGKLSP
                     TVSIMDVTKLDALFESDADPRSCIVGEPQLGLGPLHTAYDGQGNAFTTLFLDSQIVKWN
                     IEKAIEAYGGADVDPIISKVDVHYQPGHNSTSMGETKDADGKWLISMNKFSKDRFLNVG
                     PLKPENEQLIDISSDEMKVVHDGPTFAEPHDSIIVRSDIVNPVNVWDRADVTWEDARKQ
                     AEADGIDLEEGAEEPIRDGNKVRVYMTSQAPTFSLEKFTVKQGDEVTVYITNLDDVDDV
                     THGFCLGNYGIAMEVAPLATASVTFTADRPGVHWFYCQWFCHALHMEMRGRMLVEPAGA
                     "
     gene            44243..46150
                     /locus_tag="BF6_03928"
                     /gene="nosZ"
     CDS             46155..47411
                     /gene="nosD"
                     /locus_tag="BF6_03929"
                     /inference="ab initio prediction:Prodigal:002006"
                     /inference="similar to AA sequence:UniProtKB:P19843"
                     /codon_start=1
                     /transl_table=11
                     /product="putative ABC transporter binding protein NosD"
                     /translation="MRWSLLIPLLLGSPLWAADWDVPNRAGAINEILAQAADGDTLRLS
                     PGVYTETLVLDRPVIIDGLGQATIDGKGNGSVITVTGPGVTVRGLTVIGSGSSHDGIDS
                     GIQLTKTAKAPVVEDNVLLGNLYGVDIHGAKDSIVRGNRIEGRLDQRMNDRGNGVYVWN
                     APGARVEDNDIRYGRDGIFVNSSKKNTFTGNLFRDLRFAVHYMYADDSIVSDNVSIGND
                     LGYAVMFTTNVKVADNVSVGDREHGVMLNYANKSQITGNVVIGAKEKCTFLYNSNKNEF
                     TDNWFQGCGIGIHFTAGSERNRIVGNSFIGNRTQVKYVSTKWVEWSENGRGNYWSDFAA
                     YDVDGDGIADAPYRPNDSMDHVLWTQPSAKLLLGSPAVQLVRWSQSAFPALLPGGVIDS
                     NPLMQAPEPPAMKKVPHDG"
     gene            46155..47411
                     /locus_tag="BF6_03929"
                     /gene="nosD"
     CDS             47401..48294
                     /gene="nosF"
                     /locus_tag="BF6_03930"
                     /inference="ab initio prediction:Prodigal:002006"
                     /inference="similar to AA sequence:UniProtKB:P19844"
                     /codon_start=1
                     /transl_table=11
                     /product="putative ABC transporter ATP-binding protein
                     NosF"
                     /db_xref="COG:COG1131"
                     /translation="MTDKALSITQVSKDRGKTRVLDDITLSLAPGQRVALLGHNGAGKS
                     TLIKSILGLTPIHGGAIRIGDTTPGTAQARRDTAYLPEAVSFHPALTGREQLTLFAKLS
                     GAMADVPGLLDRVGLSDALDRRIGTYSKGMRQRLGLAQVLLGQPKVALLDEPTSGLDPI
                     SRQDLYAIIDELAAQGTAVLIASHALTEVEARTDRIAIMRKGRMVADDTLNNLSALAGL
                     PIRLRVRASVNADALAAELGGNRINGASVELLCSPDDKMEALRRIAGLGDAVADVEMTP
                     PRLEDLYRHYAQEEMQ"
     gene            47401..48294
                     /locus_tag="BF6_03930"
                     /gene="nosF"
     CDS             48291..49112
                     /gene="nosY"
                     /locus_tag="BF6_03931"
                     /inference="ab initio prediction:Prodigal:002006"
                     /inference="similar to AA sequence:UniProtKB:P19845"
                     /codon_start=1
                     /transl_table=11
                     /product="putative ABC transporter permease protein NosY"
                     /db_xref="COG:COG1277"
                     /translation="MTRFLAITRTEMLILRRNRWLLVATLIMVLFALALTFAGSAPTGT
                     LGVDMLTVSVASMTTLSVYLAPLLALMISFDAIAGDVDRGSLSLLLSYPAGRGEILLGK
                     FTAHLAALAFAMTVGFGTAGAVAAFFGGAGPESLMALARLILTSILLGAVFLALGYLLS
                     ALARGATAAAGLSAGLWLVFVVLYDLGLLGAVVMDKGGTFTQSVFPWVMVANPADAFRL
                     WNIAATEGVAMASGMTGAAQALPVWAAPASLLIWPVLGFILARAAFRRVEP"
     gene            48291..49112
                     /locus_tag="BF6_03931"
                     /gene="nosY"
     CDS             49109..49624
                     /gene="nosL"
                     /locus_tag="BF6_03932"
                     /inference="ab initio prediction:Prodigal:002006"
                     /inference="similar to AA sequence:UniProtKB:O68481"
                     /codon_start=1
                     /transl_table=11
                     /product="Copper-binding lipoprotein NosL"
                     /translation="MKRFCLIALVALTACKEEMAVAPDPVDLTPDALSYFCQMNIAEHG
                     GPKGQIHLEGYPVPLFFAQVRDMVAYLKSPERDAKITAVYVSDMGVAPNWRQPGISNWI
                     AADDATFVVGSNVAGGMGAPEVVPFADPTAADVFITQYGGAQMPLPDIPAAEVLGPVDL
                     DLKLETPS"
     gene            49109..49624
                     /locus_tag="BF6_03932"
                     /gene="nosL"
     CDS             49621..50523
                     /gene="apbE_2"
                     /locus_tag="BF6_03933"
                     /EC_number="2.7.1.180"
                     /inference="ab initio prediction:Prodigal:002006"
                     /inference="similar to AA sequence:UniProtKB:A5F5Y3"
                     /codon_start=1
                     /transl_table=11
                     /product="FAD:protein FMN transferase"
                     /db_xref="COG:COG1477"
                     /translation="MTPLSRRRFLTMSAACAAFPASAKPAPAAHWRGVALGAEASLRLE
                     GLTDTQAAPIIAAVEAELNRLENIFSLYRPQSELSRLNRDGQLSDPAPELLNVLSLCTA
                     LHEATNGAFDPTVQPLWSALATDARPEKTDAARRSVGWTRVNVQTDMIRLPQPGVSALT
                     LNGIAQGAITDRISALLTAHDLRGVLVNMGEIAAWGQRGDGQAWQVGLAGPGGNVRKSI
                     ELRDRAVATSNARSFMLTGDQGHILNPASGMRPAGIVSVSAPSAAIADGLSTALCALPK
                     TGFDTVLRSFPDVRLEMHI"
     gene            49621..50523
                     /locus_tag="BF6_03933"
                     /gene="apbE_2"
     tRNA            complement(50657..50746)
                     /locus_tag="BF6_03934"
                     /product="tRNA-Ser"
                     /inference="COORDINATES:profile:Aragorn:001002"
                     /note="tRNA-Ser(gct)"
     gene            complement(50657..50746)
                     /locus_tag="BF6_03934"
     CDS             51062..51565
                     /locus_tag="BF6_03935"
                     /inference="ab initio prediction:Prodigal:002006"
                     /codon_start=1
                     /transl_table=11
                     /product="hypothetical protein"
                     /translation="MSKQTEKGVNCAGTQAEYDAHNLAIAIRQNPSPLLTVRCLAKRWR
                     CSRSSVERFRKLHGLTPVSVPGEHPCFDLLDVLRLEEVDDPILLWAFGGSEGRKVLLAP
                     LLSIEDLRLLDRRFVKCHPETFRRLARNGQRHGFKLGRRWLFRPNIEEIERLNFLNSGK
                     RAGK"
     gene            51062..51565
                     /locus_tag="BF6_03935"
ORIGIN
        1 tgacagcaca gcaggcaggt gcgcgttctg cacaccggca atctttcgct gccagtaatt
       61 gcgaacctca tccgcaatct taggatcaac tttgccgtcg taagtgatgt acccgctggg
      121 cgctccgccc tgctcataga acttctgcgc gtacgcatca gcatccagac cgatgccgat
      181 agagcgcgcc agaaccttca gaggtgaaag cgcctcatgg ccgcgcattg tcggagatcc
      241 gcgaaaatgc aggatgtcac cctgatcttt gccgaacgtg tcgccgtttt ctgtgatgct
      301 ataagccaaa cgccccttgc gctcgaaagg cttaaccgtc gcatccagca gcggcctgat
      361 gctcacggga tcgccgcgac cgtttctgcg aatttcggcg tacccattgc catccagaaa
      421 ggacaatccg ccgacgcctt caaagaacac ttcaggcgaa tacatggcgt gcggctcatg
      481 gttcaccagc cagtgaacgt catgatcgcc ttgctcaacc ttaccgccct tttcgctgcg
      541 cccaatgacc cgaactggca gcgtgccgat ggtgccagac aacagcgata tacaggcaaa
      601 cactgcagaa agcttcatag cggaatcgcg cgaaaccgcg tttccctgaa ggaacccaaa
      661 gtactcctgc catacttcag cgctggcaga tgactgcagg ttcacaggca tttgcgacgg
      721 ttccgcaggt gcagcaacaa ccggctcaac ccgtggcgcg tcagccaccg ctgccgatga
      781 tcgtttaagc cagtcaaaca tccacaaatc cttgcgtcac ttcgtcggtg tcttcatcct
      841 cgacagcctg acacagcggc cacaagccat tgatcagagc atcaatcccg tcgattttgt
      901 cttcaggcgc aagcttggct gggaatatgt aatccccgcc cgccacttgt ttcaaaagcg
      961 tgttagccgc catccacatc atgacttcgt tgccatcgtg cagaatgcga tggtcatcca
     1021 ctgcaccaat aagcttgttg aacggctcat tggtgttggc cgcccgcttg cgtaactcga
     1081 cagccagaat tccggcagca tcccatgtcg ccgccatttg ctgggcgaac tgggcatcgt
     1141 aaacgaccat ttcgacatcc agaacgggca aatcacccca gccccattcg ttgtctgggt
     1201 catgatcttt cccgtggcca gcgagttgca taaccagggc ttccaccaag cgcagatcca
     1261 gttccgcacc ctgcgtcgta gttatcagcc cttcttgcgc ccacccccaa agatgctcgt
     1321 taccgtctgc tttcaccacc ttttcaggaa ggcaatgcca actgaaatgt gtgataggcc
     1381 ccttggctgg gtcattctca tcagggaaca ccacaaccac actcgacgga tcgtgacggg
     1441 ttgcaaggtc aacaccgata tagcagcgcc gacctacaaa gtcctcgatc ttcagcgaca
     1501 gatcctcgcc agccctccag ccgtccatgt caatcgcagc agcgccaaca cttgtccaaa
     1561 tgtccaggtg cttacgcaga aactcaccca tcgcagcagg actggctgag gctttccgcc
     1621 aattatcttc catcgtctgc agcgacttag ccgcgtgcag gcagggattg gctttcgccc
     1681 atgtctccgg atcgcccggc tcatcccctt cgtcagcttc gaagatcagc ccgaagtagc
     1741 tttcatcttc aaagatgcca tccaaaatcc gctgcaagta tttgcgctgc tcgtaacaaa
     1801 tacctgcggt gttgctacct gccgtggtga tcgcaatcag caatggctga tcgcgggaac
     1861 ccatgccgtt ttccattgaa tcccacacgt cgcgcttatc gtgctcgtgc aactcatcaa
     1921 tgattgcgca gtgtgggttt ttgccatcct tcgatttggt ctggctggca accggctgaa
     1981 acactgcagc ttcatccggc gttttgatct tgtgctcctg aacatctaac tcaagcttca
     2041 cggcaagcgg cattccatcc accctgccgt ttttcgccat gatgcgcgtt gcatcaaaga
     2101 cgatgcgcgc ctgatgcgtc gaagccgcag ccgaatagac ctctgccccc ggctcatcat
     2161 cgacggtcag gaaatacaaa cccaaaccgg acagaagggt cgatttgccg ttcttgcgtg
     2221 gcacttcgat gtaagccgtg cggaaccggc gcaggccggt ttccatatgc aaccacccgc
     2281 cgatctgccc gattagaaac gcctgccacc ccattagggt gatcgtctcg ccccgtgcag
     2341 cccacttgcc tttgatgtgc ggcagcgctt cgatgaaagc gcacatatgt tcagccgctt
     2401 ccatatcaaa gacatatgga aaaccttcag tcccggcgcg cttcagatcc ttgcggaatc
     2461 gtttgcaggc tagctttacc cgcttacaac tcgggatctt gttggacagg acatcctcaa
     2521 cccaatccag cgcccgaagt gtaatcggcg tttcaactac ctcatcaagc atggatcact
     2581 tgccgcgctt ctttttggcc aaaggcttga atggcgtaac cgtacttggg ccgctttttt
     2641 cttctggctg ggctgtcagc agatccataa aggaagtctg aatcttcatc ccgtttttgc
     2701 cgcgcgcgta tggcgtagcc agcagctcac gttccagcac aagcagcttg ttttcgtgga
     2761 aagcccggct ttgctctttg cccgaaagat agtgcttgtc actcgtggca accgcctttt
     2821 catccggtgc tttcagatcc tctgccgcaa tctctgctga cagccgatca taagccgcgc
     2881 ggtgcgtggc gtagcggacc acctgaccaa agaccgcctc atccagcagc cgctcacggc
     2941 gcagaagttc cagcaagctt tcgccgtgct ttttctgggc atcctcaaag tgatcgggcc
     3001 agccgcccaa gagcgtgacc agccgttcca tgctcgatgg tgtagcggtc acaagacccc
     3061 cccccttaaa ctttagcgcg caaaaatctg attacccacg ccggtcccgc gcctgtgggt
     3121 tgggaacttt tgatcccccc ctaccggccc gacgctcgat cctttgtttc ttgatgtcgt
     3181 ggcaggactt gcagagcgac tgcagttcac cgaaccagaa cagcgaataa tcatcccgat
     3241 gcggaaccac gtggtcagcg atggttgcca actgccgcga atgcggtggg cacatgcaac
     3301 acagcggttc cttggcaagc tgggttagac gccgtccacc ctcgcccatc cacgccttgc
     3361 gcttgtacca tttgcgagac gggcgatccg cccgctttgc atccgctggc ctgccccggt
     3421 cccgcttgtc ctgcaccgcg tgcgttgggc agtagaccga cccaacatca atcagtctgg
     3481 aacagcccgg atgcgcgcaa ggcttcttag gcacagcgca accgaactga ccagaccacc
     3541 gggctttccc cgatgcagcg catagccaac ctcattgtgt ggaaccacat cgaatcaaaa
     3601 gcgcccaact gcagggcagc gggcgcaata cttgatgatg catatttagt agggcgttga
     3661 cgtactaacg gtcaacatct ttttttcaac cagaggcgga caccctgccc cgatcatcca
     3721 caaacagatg atcaggcatc aactgatcgc cgaacaaacc aacttgaata gacttggact
     3781 tcggccccat catccggttg agcgccaacc gcaatgcttc ggtcaatgcc ttgatgtgct
     3841 tgccctgcgc cgactgacca tcacgcaccc aaccatgcgc ccgcaacaca tcgctgatgg
     3901 tcatgtcctg caaacagacc gagtccacca accgacgatc catgatcgac gcgcgcgacc
     3961 cacgttcaga cggacgaatg cgccgcacaa ccatagccga cttatcacca atgcgccgcc
     4021 gcagcacttc gatctgctgc cggtcccaca acactgcatc catgaagtca ccaccgcgcc
     4081 cgccgctgga ttgagacaga ctttcaagcg acgaacactt aacgcccgcg tttgcgtgct
     4141 tctcaaccag atcccgatag aaccgaccca tggccacctg cgccgaattg aagggcgatg
     4201 gcttcttgtg ccgcgccgcc ttcaccgcca tcagatcaaa gctgtcagcg caacgcatcg
     4261 tcttgcggcc ctcgaagccg ccatgcttga atgcaaagcc gcgctcacca tcgggatagg
     4321 actcaagctg atgaaacgtc tgcaccgggc cgcgcgccgg ggcctcgggg atagccgggc
     4381 caacatctgc aggaacaaac cccattgcct tgacctcagc cacgcgccgc gcctcagcct
     4441 caaatgcatc cgcacgccgt tccattcggc cccaaactgc gtctatccca tccttcatgc
     4501 ctctgcccct tctgcctttg ccttgatgat atccaggcac acgcgccgga catccatgta
     4561 ttgttgcacc caccgcagat cagacgggct tgcacagtcc gcatccgctt cacgttgaat
     4621 gcgtgcccgc cgccccttgt tcgcctcagc ttctgacctg atcttttcca tggaataggt
     4681 gttgggcggc gcaccgaacg ctttcagata ccagaacagt tcgaccagat agccacccaa
     4741 cttcgcggcc ttgcccgcct cggactgcag ataggtgcgc accaaccggc tttggctggc
     4801 cggtggtatc tgcaacagcc gcgcccaatt catgatcgaa gcttcagcag gccatgtgtt
     4861 tttctgcggc ccacttgcat agacctcgac aacctcagcc aaagcccaca gcttttcttc
     4921 caccatatag gacaagcgcg cttctaagct ggacagaaac cgctcatgat cttccacctt
     4981 ctgaccgcgc ttgcgcacca gccccttacc gatcaaagga tcgatcagac accgcctgac
     5041 ccgcgccttt ccgtctctca gttcctgccc ttccattgcc ccaccttttc taagcaaatc
     5101 ctgacttatc cacaggcaag cccgtcgctt gcgtcacacc agcgccaatt ttcgatataa
     5161 tttcatgtca ttgtccttat cgatggcgac attaagttag tgtccgacaa cgtctgttag
     5221 tgtctgcgcg acactgtaag acgttagctt tcaggctttt ccgggaactt cccgtttttg
     5281 atttcagcga tgcaggcttg aaccgcgata tgcagatcct cagccgttct gcgctgacca
     5341 ccacgctgcg acacgcggtc ttctatgaac gcactgatcc agcgaacctt acgcggatct
     5401 gttgctgtct tgggtgcaac ctgcgcgatg tcttcagtca gccgctgcag tttgcgcgcc
     5461 tgtgacgctg cctcgacgcg cgcggcatgg tttgcccgag acgcaaacgc agttttgacg
     5521 atacgcgtga caacaggatg catcaggcgg atttcatcgc cacaccggca ctgccgccag
     5581 ccgtgcaacg gcccatattc cagcttgcac aggctctcaa agtgatcacg gtcaacaacc
     5641 ggctggatca tccgcgccaa tcgcttcatg tcgtgcggca aggtgccgac cggcgtttcg
     5701 ctatgcgcaa gattgacaag ttcaaaccac atggacttac actcatgact gccgttccaa
     5761 cgcatgtcag aactcagcca acggcggaat tcccactgaa caaacccgtg cgagtccagg
     5821 cgcgcatcag gatcaatcgg atattccggc agatcatcaa aactgaccgg ggaaaccacc
     5881 tgcaaagccg tcatcaaaga ccccgctccg cacgcgcccg acgatccgcc agaaacgagg
     5941 acactaccgc gttcacgaca cacccccaga cgccgcaccg gcaccgtcca acgccgcatt
     6001 ggccagacgg gcaacattgg cgatagcttc ttcagcctcc gccaaggtct cggcagaata
     6061 ggccacctcg accgagatgg ccgacaacgt actacgcaag cgcatcaggg cacgatcctg
     6121 cgcgtccaca tcttccgggg taaagacgcg cgcaacgatg tgatcgaact gatcagggcg
     6181 atagccgcca cccatatcac tcagcatcaa gccgcctttg aaatgccaaa caccccactc
     6241 gcgatccggg aatttggccc aatagtgggc accttccacc agatcgcaaa cggcgatttc
     6301 tgcgcctgaa atcatctgat caccccgctt gctcttgcct gccgatcagc cagccacgcc
     6361 gactgaatgt atgtgaaatg acgccgcgcc gcgcgaacgg cggcgcgctc tgcctcattg
     6421 gtttgctcgt atttccccat gcgccagacc agcgccgaca gggccatgcg atgcccccac
     6481 ttgcgcattt ccgccttgcc agcggcttgg cacttcgggc agcagtaaat ctgccaatca
     6541 cggcttggcg aaaacacgcg cccgcaaccc ggattgaagc aaacccccgt ttcccaaggc
     6601 gtccattcaa ccaactcacc atgagcaaac gtcaacaaat cctcgggctg cggatgcggt
     6661 gccaccgcat tcgaggaatg gggaagcata agggtcatag cttcaacgcc tcctgaaacg
     6721 gcttcagggc gtcgttttca acatcaccca gaaaccccgg cctatcgccc tcaatacgcc
     6781 tgattgcgat gtctgcgtat tccgggttca gctcaatcag ggtggcatca atctgcatgc
     6841 ggtccgcaac cagacccgta gtgcctgcac cgccgaacgg gtccaggacc tttccacctt
     6901 gcggacaccc ggccttcaga cagcgctcaa ccaattcagg tggaaatgtt gcaaagtggg
     6961 cctctttgaa tgggcgcgtg gcaatttccc aaacctgaat aggggctggt tcaaagttgc
     7021 gcagattgcg accgttggcc tgctgttctt cacgggacat agactcccag cgctcattaa
     7081 acccagcatg acgccgggag tgtccacgtt gcttgtctga cttcggggca ctgctgcgat
     7141 aaccgttttt gtgcttgccg ttgaagttct gggggttttt aaatccattc tcatcttggc
     7201 ccttcaagcc cgagtgctta gccgggacac gcaccgccga aggatcgtaa tcataacgcc
     7261 cctctttggt gaacatgaat atcttttcgt gcgccgtcgc cggtcggtct gtgacgcttt
     7321 ccggcattgg gttcggcttg gcccaaataa tctctgagcg cacccaccac ccccattcct
     7381 gcatggcaat ggcaaaacgg ttcggaacca tcacaaggtc tttgggtttc agatacccgc
     7441 ccgacatgat ccgcttgctg ttgccggtct gaccgctggg gttcttccca ccccgcgcac
     7501 gcgtcgaact cgaagggggt ccatcagcgc agataggacc aaccgtggaa aagggtttat
     7561 cccgaaacgt ccggtcatca ccgccagccg ccttggcatc agcagcgctg cgtccgtttg
     7621 gcgtggttgc gtagcaatca ccatagttta cccagcatgt gccggtgggc ttcagaacac
     7681 ggtgaacctc ggcaaacacc tgcaccatga cgtcaagatg ttctgcaagc gtaggctcta
     7741 acccgatttg cccctcaaca ccgtagtcac gcaaccccca ataaggcggc gatgtcacaa
     7801 cgcagtcaaa atgattgtcg ggaagagtgg cgagcatgtc gagtacgtca ccctgcagaa
     7861 gatgaacacc catcacgcca ccccgcgcac gcaggccagg tacggctgaa caccttccca
     7921 aacgcagtgc gggtccaaac cggcaaactc gcagacaatg gcaaaatcct tggttccgaa
     7981 ccagttctgc gcctgctgga tttcaaaggc tcgatccgcc gaccggggat gaaaggccag
     8041 tctgtacatt tccagcagca cgcccaccca aaggttgcga cacgcccgcg cgctgacaaa
     8101 ttgttcctca atctggtttt cattctgatc gtgaaaactc atgctgcccc ctcgaaagtc
     8161 tcagacacat tcatcaggaa aacgcgccgg ttcgaattca gcgccgcgcg cacctcggcc
     8221 catacgccat tgctttccgc ccaacccggc agatccggca caatgaccac atgcgccgtc
     8281 cgcaacagcg gcctgcacca attagtccag aaatcatcat ccagcggatc aagctcttgg
     8341 cggatgatat cggcgtgaac catctcgacc gcctgcacga ttggcgaaat agccgtaaca
     8401 cccgcccccg ccaaagcccg cgcacaccgc gcagcccgca ccgaacattc caccgacgcc
     8461 gacaagtccc aatcgcctcg atcatcaaca gcaagcttgg aatagggcgt agccagatag
     8521 cacagccgcc cgcgacactc ggcaacgatt tcagaaaacg acaatccgta attgaacaac
     8581 ccggcctttg ccagaccatc aaaggccgta tgcgaccagc aaatactggc aggcaatgtc
     8641 aggtcaggcg atgcgatgtc agacatgcgc cacacccgga aaaaaggcgc acgaccgaag
     8701 ccgcgcgcca agttcaggga gataaccgtt cttacgcgcc tgcgcgccaa ctgcgcctga
     8761 acacccgaca atacggccat ggagttgttg gaaggctata cgccctaacc aagtcactcg
     8821 cccgcctccc cttcagcttc atcgtcaaga gcaaacgggt cgggcggagt gacggcgatg
     8881 ccacgttgtt ccgcaccgta ctgaaccaac gcgcggccaa tggtcgagca tgtgtcataa
     8941 gcaatgcggg aacccttcgt ggttttcatc gcctcgctta ttagccgctt ccaatgcgcc
     9001 ccatcgtcaa tgaaattgct cagcccgtaa gccgtgcaat ccagttcgtc cattgtgcgc
     9061 ctcagccatt tggcgaagcg cacagaggga aggggatcaa gttttttaaa cataagtatc
     9121 ttgtaggata ctcagttatc ctcatcaagc aaaaaaattt cccgtcaggc caaaacggct
     9181 gactttggcc tttcgcccag atcagttagg ggctgctgag aaacaccaat cgtcaaaaca
     9241 cacatggcgt cacctgcaac ccgaaaggtc gcaccagccc gcttggcaac cagccccaac
     9301 cgcttgaacc agataagaaa ccccggcgac atgattgcaa taatggatcg ccctccccgg
     9361 tcgcgcacgg cgtcatgcgc ggcgcgcgcc acctcagcca acacttcatt gcgttcgcgc
     9421 ccatctagtc cagggtccac aaagaaccgc gtggcctcaa acacatccgc actcgctggc
     9481 ggttcacttt cggcgatatc cgggggaaac ggcggcagaa ctcccacatg ggcatccttt
     9541 accatgtatg tgtatccgcc gacccgcgca tctgtgcgca gcaaccgggt tccaccaaca
     9601 atgcggccat cgaccttcac gcacacataa actgcgtgaa tgttgtcgta ttggtccatt
     9661 tcgatttgtt cagtgtgcgg gatgtcccac tgcatttgat cgacaaacag ccgcttgcgc
     9721 agcgcaaaca tctgggcaaa atcatcgccc tgattgttca aattgtcgaa tgataagacg
     9781 acggcctgca tgacactcct atccttaaag ttgagtgtct ctaggctata tgccgcgcca
     9841 accgtgtcaa ttacgcatta atcctgacca tttgtagaca gcataggccg acgatgcggc
     9901 gctgaaattc gacaccccaa gcgcatccac gatgcggcgc ttatgctggt caatggcgct
     9961 ggccgttatg cccaaatcag acgttgcctg ctttgtggtc atgccccaat cgaacagatc
    10021 cagaatctct ttttggcgat ccgtaaggcc atccactttt tctatcaggt agtccatatg
    10081 atccaacttc acgatgtcta taaaggtctc gatttcgctg gccgcagcca tggaaccaag
    10141 aagcaacttg ttgccgccga ttgagttgac aatcaccttg tctgttccga tcccaaaggc
    10201 cccagcttca gcaaaaaact cggggtttgc agacttgtcc acgaactttg cagcgcactt
    10261 gttcgcaacg catattttgc ccgcctgaaa gattgggtca tgtctaaaca aaccaacttc
    10321 aaagtaacgc accaaccact catccgggta gtcactcaaa aggacctccg gtgcctccgg
    10381 cgtcctacct acaacaaacg catatcctgt tgatgcgcct aaaagcctct caaacaacgg
    10441 attaccccct ttaggataca caaatatcct agcgcgctgg gttgcttatt gcaagatcgt
    10501 gctgctattc attgccagca aaaagaattt cacgttaaag ttgtcatccc gaggcacgga
    10561 atatgagcac cagcaaactt gacctagacg agcaaaagaa taagcttatt caattgattg
    10621 cccacggcga cagcgcccta gtcgagttca tttcgactca acttcaggat tatcgatccg
    10681 gcgtcggcga atctgttcca gcagccagta aacctcatga gggctagcgc gataggcttc
    10741 agccaatagc gccttccgac cctcatcaaa cgggttttca aattcaagct cggcctcaaa
    10801 ctcaaggccg aagaacttca ttatcttttc aacgctgtcc gggctaagtt tctcactacg
    10861 cccatcaaga aacttattga gggtatgctt tgacaatcca atcgcctcgg aacccgaggt
    10921 tgggttcaga cccgctttct gcaagcgcaa gccaacgttt tggcgaactc gattccaatc
    10981 cacaaccaat tccctcgacc ttatggacct aaaggatagt agggaaatac ctcaacaaaa
    11041 acaacgtgta gttttctgca ctccccattt atagcgagtg gggatatttt tttgcttgtt
    11101 taggataatc aaatatccta caagatatct ccattgatag gaggatagaa attgacacct
    11161 agccgagcca taaaaacaat gggttctcaa attcacggta ctcaacaaaa agttgagcag
    11221 gaaatcgcag ccctgaagga tcaaggcgag acttcccgta gtgcgggaag gtccctcaaa
    11281 gaccgaatcc tagatcgcgc caacctgatc ggacagaccc gaccggcccc tctgatcctg
    11341 atcgacgcgc tgccgggaaa gggcgcgtaa tgtccaccct gccccaattt gcccgcttct
    11401 ggatggtctg ccgcaagccg accggcccga attccaaaac cgaaccccga gcgcggtatt
    11461 cgacctttga tgatgccatg gccgacgcgg ccaagctggc ccgtgaaaac gacgcgcagt
    11521 tccttgttct cgaaaccgtt gccgtcgccc gtccaggcga tgcccagcag gagtcgctgt
    11581 tttgaacctt cctatcaatt tcgaccgtat gaccccctca accggcagcc tgtatgccgg
    11641 tctactggtc aggggcgcgc tgctcgccgc ctctggccac ttttcccgaa ttcgtcggtg
    11701 ggccacgtcc gccacggggc tgcgcagctt tgccactcat ggaaagaaag gcccacccgc
    11761 gcaaccaaac cccgtggcca cgttcaagct ttacgcactg ttgcgccgtc ctgacggcca
    11821 aatgaagacg gtagaggtct cgatcccaaa cgacacgccg acgccgcgca ttgaggccac
    11881 agcgcattgg gaagtctacg cccaccccga cgcattggcg ttctcggaaa acatgaattt
    11941 caccatagaa caggtctcga tccggccccg ccacaaccaa aacctgcgca ccgaggctga
    12001 caaactggtc taccaccaga acaagcgcct gcagcttgaa accctcaagc gcacagaagc
    12061 caacgcacgg tgggcggaat gattgaactg ccaatgatca tcgacagctt tgcaggcggt
    12121 ggtggcgcca gcacgggcat tgaaatggcc ttgggtcgca gcccgaatgt ggcgatcaac
    12181 cacgacccgc gcgccctgtc catgcatgag gccaaccacc ccgagacaat ccacttggac
    12241 agcaatatct gggatgtgga cccgctgacc gtcacacagg gccgccacgt cggcctgctc
    12301 tgggccagcc cagattgcaa gcatttcagc aaggccaaag gcggcgcacc ccgcgaccgc
    12361 aatatccgcg atctggcgtg ggttgtggtc aaatgggccg aagatgcaaa gcccgatgta
    12421 atcctgttgg aaaacgtcga agaattccgc acatggggac cgatctgtga cgctggcaaa
    12481 cccatcagtg ggcttgaagg caccacctac gaaatgtggg tgaaacgcct gcgcaaagcg
    12541 ggctacaagg tccaatggcg cgaactgcgc gcctgcgact atggcgcacc cacaatccgt
    12601 aaacggttct tcatggtggc ccgccgcgat ggtcgcccca ttgtctggcc caagccgacc
    12661 catggcgacc ccaacagccg cgcagtacag accggcaagc tactgccgtg gcgcaccgct
    12721 gcggaaatca ttgactggtc aatcccctgc ccgtccatct ttctgacgcc ggaacaggct
    12781 aaggaatggg gcaaggccaa tggccagcac ccgcccaagc gcccgctggc agagaacacc
    12841 ctgaaacgca ttgcgcgcgg catacagcgc tatgtcatcg atgcgaaaga acccttcttt
    12901 gtcacctatg gacagcatgg cggggccagc agatccgcag ttgatccact gcataccgtg
    12961 acggccagta tcaaagatca gaacgcgctt gtggtgccga cactgattca aaccggctac
    13021 ggcgaacgca agggccaggc tccacgcgtc cccggtctgg acaagcccat tggcacaatg
    13081 gttgcgggcg gcgcaaagca cgccttggtg gccgcgtttc tggcgcaaca caatgcaggg
    13141 ccgaacaacg ccaacctgtc aggcaggccc gccacagcgc ccctgtccac actgaccacg
    13201 acaggggcac agcagcagat cgtagccgcg cacctgatga acatgcacgg cacccagcgc
    13261 agcgcccgcg atctgaacga cccgcacccg accatctgcg caggcggtgg ccacggggcc
    13321 ttggtcgcag ccttcctgca caaatactac gggacaggcg aaggccaggt tgcggatgaa
    13381 cccctgcaca ccctgaccac caaagaccgc tttggcttgg tgacagtgga aatcaacggg
    13441 gcgacctacg ccattaccga catctgcatg cggatgctca cagcccgcga acaattccgg
    13501 gcgcaggggt tccctgacac atacgaaatc gaccggggcg cggacgggtc acgcatgacc
    13561 aagaaagagc agacccgcat gtgcggcaac agcgtgcccc cggacatcgc cgacgcgctg
    13621 gcccgcgcca actgcgccca tttgatcgaa caggcaggtg ccgcatgagc ttggccaacc
    13681 cttcagcccc gcaacaggcg ggcatcctct gcaacgatcc gcagtttcag cgcttcgcgg
    13741 ccacccgctg cggcgcaccc tccgaaacct tcaacgccag cgccgccgcc gaatatctgc
    13801 ggcaagcctg ccagatcgaa agccgccgcg acctgtccag cgacagcgcc gcccacgaaa
    13861 gattccagat cctgcgcacc gagttcgacg catggaccgg gcggattgcc cgcccccgca
    13921 attgaaagga accacgatgc aagcccttcg catatcgaat gccacacgcg gcccacgtga
    13981 acagaagcgc accgacgcca gcctaacaac ggccctgctg gctctgttgg cagcatttgc
    14041 ggccttcctg ctgctggtgc tttttgcccc tgcggcgaac gccgaacggc ttgtgattga
    14101 acccggctcc gcatggtctg atggcggcta tgttcggcaa tatgtccgca agcgcaacaa
    14161 ggtggacgcc gtggaaattc gcggcagatg cgtttcatcc tgcaccgtat tcctgagcca
    14221 tgagaacgta tgcgtttccc gcaaagcccg gttcggcttt cacgcactca gctatcgcgg
    14281 tgccatcgca tcaaccgccg ttcagcagga ttacgccttc aacctgctgg gatgtcccga
    14341 tctgggccag tggttccttg ctggaccagc ccacgaaaga aagcgcgtcg tttatctcaa
    14401 cggcagcgct gtgattgacg cctgcggctt cagggaatgc gaagcctgaa gccaacagcc
    14461 accgctgaaa caaccaccct ttaaccgcac cgaaaggaac cgtcacgtga tgaccaaacg
    14521 caaaaacact gatgaggcgc agaccatcgc agaacgcgac ccctacgcta tccacggcct
    14581 tgaacagatg ctgacgctgt ttgatggcgg tgacttcatc aaggaattca agggcgacca
    14641 ccgcgcgctg ctgcagaaga tgcaggaaca tattgaagag tacggccaga aagcggccaa
    14701 aggctctttc acgctgaccg tgtcttacga actgaacggc gcaggcgatc tgggaatgag
    14761 cgccagcgca gcattcaagg aacccaccaa gcccgcaagc aaggccgggg cctatgtgga
    14821 ccagaacggg cagatgactc tgtacagccc aatgatgaag cgcatgcaca gcggcgtgcg
    14881 tgacgtcacc ccgcacgacc cggaaacggg cgaagtgcgc gacgtttaac cccgaaaacc
    14941 tcaacccgcc aatcaaagga aactgaccat ggcaggagaa aagcaagaca tcactatcgc
    15001 accggcgctg gaaaacccgg cgcagaccgt gcgcgacctg atggccgaca tcggccatca
    15061 cgacgacgtc caaactccgg atcaaatgga cctaaccaag gcccatttgc tcacggtccc
    15121 gaaccaccgc gcggttgagg acctaaccga agctcaccgc aaagcgctgg aattcctcaa
    15181 accagcccgc cgcatgggca ctgcccgctt tgacgatctg gccagcatca ttgcatgggc
    15241 caaccgcttc aagggcgata cgtccgttct gttcgccaaa ccggatatga ccaaacccac
    15301 actgacttgc gttgccgatt atcacgcaag cggtccggtt gatgtcgaaa acacgtcagg
    15361 cgaccccagc gcccgccact gccaccacag ggcggtttac agcttcccgc tgtccgaaga
    15421 atggaaggca tggatgggca tttctggcca gccgctggac aaggacgaaa tgggcgagtt
    15481 catcgaagcc caggcaaaag acgtgttcga ccccaccccc gccattctga agggtaacat
    15541 cagcgacaag atccagcctt gggaaacccg cctgatcgaa accgcccaaa agatcgaagg
    15601 ccgctatggg cagctcaccc aactgctggc catgtccaag cagtttcagg tgcacgagac
    15661 cagcaacctg acagtcaaaa ccaaccggga caccggcgaa caagaagtgc agttcctgaa
    15721 cgaacacaag gcaccggacg gcaaaccgct gaacattccc aacctgatca tcatcgcgat
    15781 cccggtgttc atgggcggcg caccgttccg catgccggtg cggttccggt atcgcaagat
    15841 gggcgggcag gtgaaattca tcctgtcggt ctacaacccc gagaaggcgt tcgaactggc
    15901 attcaaggaa gccgttgaac aggcgaccga ggaaaccggc ctgccgacct tcatgggttc
    15961 ccccgaagcc tgaattctct ttctggccct tggaaacagg ggccagcgac ggaacgcagg
    16021 aagaaacatc atgacgcaca agctcattcc cccagccgta aaggtctgcg acgccctgat
    16081 ccctttgacc tcgggaaagt tgccgcaaga gattcttgtt ctcaacccgg aaaccgtcgc
    16141 ggtcatcgct gaaatcgatg gcgttgatta cgtcctgacc atgaaccgag tgccccagca
    16201 gcggccaaga ccagcaaccc aataaggaaa cagacatgcg ctacccgacg ccaaacgccg
    16261 aaggatactt ttgggccaag ttggtccatc cacacgaaat gcccgagggt gaagattgga
    16321 cgtccccaga ttgggaagtc gtctcggtct ccgacaacaa cggccagggt gatgacaagt
    16381 ggcgcgtcta cgtgccgggc atcgaaccgg gtcaactgat cgacgctttt gtttggggtc
    16441 cgcgcgtccc tgatttcaaa tcatcatcag ggaccgcgca atgaactggt atgcccaaca
    16501 gcgccagaac tggattggtg aaatgctgcg gatctacggt ttcatcaacc gcagccatat
    16561 tgtggccaag ttcggatgct caccacaatc cgccgggcac gacctgacgg ccttccagtc
    16621 cgagaacgcg gattgggtac ggtacgacac ccgccgcaag tcctacgtca atacgaaaga
    16681 gcaggggcgt gccgcatgat cccgattcca gcgattttct atgagttcct gccgccgttc
    16741 tggaaggcgt tttaccaccc gatccgcgtt gttcgttaca gcgccaaccg caccaactga
    16801 aagggccaaa aatgccgatt gtcactcaag aatggaccca tagcctgacc tgcatgcagc
    16861 aaaccgtttt gctgactgct gtgcgcggcc ccgatggcgt ggcgaagtac cacccctgca
    16921 aatttctcat ccgctggttt cgtcgctgcg tcctcctggg cgcactggac cacaacgttt
    16981 ttgaaaaccc ctacgatccc cggggcgggt cattcactgg ccccagctac gaatggcctc
    17041 cgggtttgga ccacgactgg accgcgaaaa tgaacgccgt cgtggaacgt tatctgcaaa
    17101 gcctcgacga actgccgcac cacttccaac tgcacctgat gcacgccgcc gagatcatcg
    17161 gatacaagca tcctgacgcc aaaattcgcg actggtggca ctggctgtat atggaattgg
    17221 tcaaggatat gcaccttgcg ccagagaccg aggccgagtt ggactatcgc cttggcgata
    17281 gcgaggccca atggcgcgcc accagctccg aagcgacgca ggcgtaacca tgccccgcaa
    17341 catctctttt gccatgacca cccagcaggt gcaggaccgt agcaaggacg tgacgcgccg
    17401 gtttggctgg tggttcctga aacccggtga ccacctcaac ggcgtcaaaa aggcgatggg
    17461 gctgcgcaag ggcgagaaga tcgaacggct ctgcctgatc gaagtggtat ccgtgcgcgc
    17521 cgaacctctg aacgccatca cgcaggctga cgtgatccgg gaaggctttc ccggctggac
    17581 accgcaggag ttcgttcagt ttctggtgcg ccactaccgc tgcgacccag ccgagccggt
    17641 caaccgcatc gaattcaagt atctggattg agaggacgaa gtgatgactg cgaaattatg
    17701 ccggagctgc gggaaggcac tcagaaaaca atacagtttt gcggtgttcc agaggtacgc
    17761 aaacacattc atcgggcaca tcgtcaggga tgaaaacccg gagaccagag acgatgttga
    17821 tcgccttgtg aacatgccga ttgcctacat tcgacgtcac ccggaaaaga agcatctaat
    17881 tcacttcgca gccctctggg acggcgagag ctatttggac aattatttct gcacaaatcg
    17941 ctgcgcgcag ttgatgggcc gagttgctgc aagagacggt atgtggcttc aatctgccgc
    18001 cgatgtgcgc gatctgactg agcagggata gaacccatgt ccatgatgcc gcccaccgga
    18061 tcgttcataa tcgacaacgg caaatcgccg gaacagtggt gcgaactgct gctggaacgt
    18121 ggcatcgaca tcagcccgcg cagcttgcgg gaaaaagccc gcaaacacga cgcttgccat
    18181 atcattggcc gggcgatgat tatcacacct caacagcttg atgttatttt ggagaattgc
    18241 ttatgccgct cgaagcctac aaacggggca aggtctggtg ggtcaagggc cgggtcgagt
    18301 acaacgggct tgccatctca gactactacc ggtgcagctc tggcgcatct acagaagcag
    18361 gcgcaaaaga ctggatcagg gcggaagagg acaggcaaat ccgttgtcac gtccttggtg
    18421 aagaatcagc gctgaccttt gccgatgcgg tgatgctcta caaagccaaa cccgccgagg
    18481 cgaagttcct gatcccgatt gttgagaaga tcggcaacga atttgttcac aagattacac
    18541 cagagcaggt gcgcgacctt ggcccggtga tctatcccaa agcctcaacc gatacatgga
    18601 agcgccagat catcacgccg gtttctgccg tgatcaacaa cgcccatgac aggggcaaat
    18661 gccacccgat ccgaatccga tcctacacat cgcagcagcg catcgatcag gacaagatac
    18721 gcggcaaaca aagccgaccg gaacgcaagg cgggaagctg ggactggatc agggccgtgc
    18781 agccccatgc caatccgtat gtggcggcag gtctggaatt catgttcgaa accggcgtgc
    18841 gggtgtcgca actggtggcg attgaaccca ggcactgcga tctgcagaac gggcgggtca
    18901 agatcatcgc ttcaaaaggc cacccggaac aatgggtatc gatctccacc gcgctggtgg
    18961 tgaccatggc caatctcaag ccccgcgcac cgcataaccg caaacacggc tacaagctgc
    19021 ctaggcgcat gttcggctat gccgatcgat ctggcttcac cgccgcactg cgcacggcct
    19081 gcaaggcggc aaaggtcgag tatctcagcc cgcaccaggc cgggcggcac gggttctaca
    19141 ccgaattgcg ggtgcgccag ggcgttgacc cggtcaaagc cgccaaggcg gggcgctggt
    19201 cgaacccggc tttgccggac aaaatctatg cccatgtgga aggtgatgac cgcgaaatgc
    19261 gggaccggat tcgtacaggg gccgtacagc cgctgaacgt aaagcacgct aaggggatga
    19321 aagaataaag gaaatcggcg tttctatttt cccttggtaa gggagaggtc gagagttcaa
    19381 ttctctccag cagcaccatg atttcctcat cattctcaaa aacttacgaa aaccaactgc
    19441 ttgcgcctgc tagctcctac acaggagtct taggcattga ccccagcctt gcttaaaccg
    19501 gtcaacaaca aaaaaataga tatacttcgc tgtaacgcgt gttccaacgg acctgaaggg
    19561 aatcatcggt cgtgctgaag tgtcaaagtc actccgcatc aaggacgcag caaagtcaaa
    19621 agagagaaat accacctaac acgcgtagcc tcaaaaacgt tgcgcgcccc ttcgggcaaa
    19681 gcctgaacgg ctcccctttg agaaaatcgc cgtactttct cgatattgta attccgctta
    19741 ttggaagtgt tggagaataa gccggttgaa cctcagttaa gattgcctgt aagcggcagg
    19801 ttaacgataa acacctcggt ctagtgtcgc taacagataa acgctcggca gggatgaact
    19861 gcacgcagtg ctgcccaaaa tcctagatgg aatgaaacgc gacaataacc agtaactcga
    19921 aaacaagttg cggtttctaa gactgcaaaa atagcgtggc ggtcaaactc aaaaaccgta
    19981 caacccaagc tatctaatag tcgcagcaaa tctcactgtt tccgtatcaa cacctgtcga
    20041 ccaaactcaa attatcagta agcggcagca cgggattggc atgccgacac cttcacttct
    20101 ggttcgacac catgtaacct acgtttgttc aaggtgccaa tgctccaagt gcccctaaag
    20161 cgctgacaat aagaagcaat cctgcaggga gcgggacagg cgaagggctg gcgacataag
    20221 gagcgctttc ataggttgcg ttacccaagc gcctaccagt cgcgtcaaga agaaccgcaa
    20281 gattggaaaa gctgaagttt tcaatcgtac caaattccgc tgtggcaata attgaaccat
    20341 taggacccgc agagggcgta tctatgtaca taccacctcc acttgctgcg aaaggaagta
    20401 cccttgatcc gactatactg ccggtaagcc cgggtccgga gtagactgtt acgcgcagtt
    20461 ggtttgctgc aaacggtgat gcgctccaat acacatcata aatatcaaaa gtggtgccag
    20521 agctaaaatc caccgctaga ccctcagtgg ggctcaaagt cgccgcagac gaaaccgacg
    20581 caaaaattga aaaaagtgct gatagagcac agacgaacac acccctcatt ttgcccccca
    20641 aaaacctgaa aacctactat gaaagattgg caaaaagttt gcctgaacac catgcaatta
    20701 gcaacgctac atctcgcgct catttgcccg gcattgtgca tatctagccc ttccatgcgc
    20761 agtcagagtt tcggagagct gaggcagttt cgcaacgaat gagacctgtt acagtatacg
    20821 tttcaggtcg aaaaaacgcg ccacgttgta gcctgacgtg cggattcgac agcaagaaac
    20881 cgatcaaggt ctggatatcc gaatggctgc agtcaatccg gacgactact tctctgacgg
    20941 atcgctttcg gcgtagtctc gcaggcggtc gacgtctgcg atctcagcgt ggttgcggtt
    21001 gatcttcaca ccaacggtct tgagccgcga aaaggcgcgg ctcaggcttt ccggcttcat
    21061 ccccagacgc ccggcaatca gcatcttgtc atagggcaat tccacgtcgc aagcttgggc
    21121 atcggtgtcg cacaggctca gcaagaactc ggccacccgc tgtgcgcctg tctgggcttt
    21181 tagttgctcc agttgcgcca ccagcgcatg cagatgggta aaggtcgagg ccaagatcga
    21241 tacgccgatc tcggggtctt ccttcatcag cgacagtaac aacgggctgg ggatatgcat
    21301 gatttcgcag gccgacaccg cctcggcaga gacaggatag ggaacgttcc gcagcgcaac
    21361 cgcctcacca aagctttcac cgcgtgtaaa gacgctcacc accgcctcgg ccccggtggg
    21421 cgacatacgg aacagcttga cccaacccgc cagcaccacg tgtacggcct tggctttttc
    21481 ttcctgcagg aaaatcgtct cgccgcgatc atagctgcgc cagattgcat ggctgagcag
    21541 agtatcgaca tgctgatccg gcaagctctt gagcaggagc gattgccgcg cgattgcttt
    21601 ttgcgcttcg tgagccaaga aggttcccct tttccctagt cgatcttctg accggtacat
    21661 ccttcgggtt caggctatgc caaagctgcg cccaacgcac cagtcttttc cgaggtcaac
    21721 ttgacaatag tcatgtcgct ttgggcacga cgctcctaat ctcgccccaa agccagtatt
    21781 ccggggagcc agaaagatgg actacgagcg atttttcagc caaagcctcg atagtttgcg
    21841 ggaagaagga aactatcgcg tcttcatcga tctgcaacgt cgctgcggat ccttcccaaa
    21901 tgcgcgccaa accgacggac aggtgcagcg ggacgtgcgg atttggtgct cgaacgatta
    21961 cctgggcatg ggccaacacc ctgccgtgat ttcagccatg catgacacgc tggaccgctg
    22021 cggcgcaggc gcgggtggca cgcggaacat ctcgggcacc acccatgatc acgtactgct
    22081 ggaatccgaa ctggctgatc tgcacggcaa agaagccgcg ctgctgttca cctcgggata
    22141 tgtttcgaac tgggccgccc ttggcaccct tgcttccaaa atccccggac tgatcgtgtt
    22201 ttcagatgcc ctgaaccacg cctcgatgat cgaaggtatc cgccactcac gcgctcaaaa
    22261 ggtcatctgg aaacacaacg atttagagga tcttgaggcg aaactggccg ccgctgatcc
    22321 cgatgcgcca aagatgatcg catttgagtc ggtctattcg atggatggag acatcgcgcc
    22381 gatcaaagag atttgtgatc tggccgacaa ttacgacgcc atgacctatc tggatgaggt
    22441 ccacgccgta ggtctctatg gtccgcgtgg tggcggtatc gccgaacgcg aaggtctgat
    22501 ggatcgactg accgtgattg aaggtaccct gggcaaagcc ttcggtgtgg tcggtggcta
    22561 tatcgctgct tcggccgcgt tgtgcgactt cgtacgcagc tttgccagcg ggttcatctt
    22621 tacaactgcc ctgcccccct caatcgcagc tggcgctgcg gcctcgatcc ggcacctgaa
    22681 acagtcgagt gccgaacgca atctgcaaaa ggcccgcgtg gcgcaggtgc gcgcccgtct
    22741 tgacgccgag ggcatcccgc atcttcccaa ccccagccac atcatccccg tgatggtcgg
    22801 tgatccggtc aaatgcaaat tcatttcgga cacactgctg gaagagtttg gcatctatat
    22861 ccagccgatc aactacccca ccgttcccaa aggaaccgag cgcctacgga tcacgccgtc
    22921 tccggttcac accgacgccg atatcggcca cttggtcaat gctctgtcgg ccctctggca
    22981 acggtgccag atagcgcgca tgccgatggc cgcccaataa ccaatgcgcc ccttgcttgg
    23041 aaacctgccg ccctttcggg gcggcttttt tctttctcag atcaggtaaa ggccgaagat
    23101 cagcaccgca aaccccgtca gaaccatggt gaagccgcgc agccaagacg ggctggccgc
    23161 aaggtccagg taatgggcta ggataatgcg ggatttggcc agcgctagaa tcagaatccc
    23221 accgcccaga acttcggacg gcaacggcat tgtggtcagc accgccgacc caaggctaag
    23281 caccaacaga gctagccagg cccgtgtaag agtgtttgcg atcatttccc tcatcccaac
    23341 aggtagataa cggggaacag catgatccag accagatcaa ccatgtgcca gaactgggca
    23401 cctgcctcaa tattgcgggg atcatcccgc cacgcgacca gcagcaaaat gccaaccccg
    23461 gccagcacat gcgcggcgtg aaaaccggtc agcaagtagt agaacagaaa gaacgggtgc
    23521 gtttcgtatc cgatcccctg cgcagctttg tccgcgtact ccgtgccttt tatgatcagg
    23581 aacaccacgc ccagcagggc agcgccaaac aaggccaaac gcgcagctcc gcgccgggaa
    23641 gcctgccgcc agtgcagcgc ctgcgccgcc agatagccag acgtgaccaa aacagcagtg
    23701 ttgaacgccg cgccggtgcg atgcaaatgc gactgcgcct cggcaaagcc caccggatcg
    23761 gtcaggcgca cgcccataaa ggcgatcatc ccggcgccga agaccagcaa ttccgagatg
    23821 atcagaaccc acatcagcaa ctcgcccgga agctcgtcga tcagagaggt atcgctcatg
    23881 cgccgaccag ttggcggtag atctgcggca aggccatcgt cagacgatgc gggtcgggga
    23941 taacagcaaa accgccttgc ccgaacatac gcgggaacca gcttttgcca gtcttgtcga
    24001 tggtaacgcc aaagaccgat tgtccggccc ggcgcgcctc aagaacagct tggcgtgtgt
    24061 cttcgattcc gtggcggccc tcataatggt ccagatcgtt cggtttgcca tcggtgatca
    24121 ccagcagcag gcggcgctta cgagtttgct tggccagatc ggcagaacaa tgacggatcg
    24181 cagcgcccaa ccgcgtgtaa tgccccggcc gcagcgacgc gatgcgctgt tcgacggtgc
    24241 tgctcatcgg ctcgtcaaac cgtttgcagc gttgcacata aacgcgctgg cgtttcagag
    24301 agctgaaggc atggatggca aaatcgtcac cgcaggcatt caggccccag gccaaagcgg
    24361 ccagcgcctc acgttcgaca tcaatcacgg cgcggcctgt gacggcgctt tcggtagaac
    24421 ggctgacatc cagcacaatt gacaccgcca gatcgcgcgc cactgggcgg gactgcatcc
    24481 agatgcgttc gttgccctca ccactggcca tcctgtcggt ttcggcgcgt acggcggctt
    24541 cgatatccag ctgatctcca tccagatggc cgcgcgtcat cacccgaccg gggcgcaggg
    24601 cctcgaactg gcgtttcact gcgcgaattc ggcgggcggt ggcggggtct ttgccaaact
    24661 cggcggcgtc ttcgcggatc tcggcatccg agagtagaac gttgacgtga tcgggcaggt
    24721 attggcctgt acgcacatcc cattcgggat agaggatacg gcctgacaaa cgttcgcgat
    24781 tcacgtcttc gggggcaagg tccagatgca gcttcagctt ggtcggtggc gccttggaga
    24841 tttgccccaa gccgatttct tcctgatcgt cggcagcctt cttcgcgttg tcgggatcgt
    24901 catcgtcgat gcgtcggttg atgttcagga actcggccca gctgagaatg gcctcaaact
    24961 tatgcagaat aaaactgtcg ctgcggttgg cctgatccga tttgcggcgg cgtgcgcggt
    25021 gggttttctc actggattct tcaggtggac cttcggtttc ggggttttcg acctcgttat
    25081 gttccgaaaa cccaaccgcg cgcagttctg gccacagggg gaccgggcgc atcggttgat
    25141 agccacgcgg ggcgataagg tcatcgtcca gcgtcaggat ctgttcagcc cggtccgaca
    25201 gcggcgcagg gtcccccagc atgtgacgga caagctcttc aaccgtagcc tcaaccggtg
    25261 gcaggcccgg gatgtcgcgg tgatgcagaa cacctttgca aagctcggtg taaagtgggc
    25321 gcagtccagg agcgtcatcc agcgtcgtct cgaccatgct ctgcgccgcg atcagcgcgt
    25381 gcacgtcggc gcgcagcgga tcgttctctt caattcgggt tccggcatgg gcagcggcgg
    25441 aggcgagcca gacataaagc gcgccattcg cctcgcgcgc gggaaaaaca gccagccgat
    25501 ccggcaggcg caatacctct ccatcgaacg aggcgcgcgg catcagttca gcctcggttg
    25561 ccagcttgcg acgccagctt aaccggtggc gtgaaacctc gggcgagacc gggcgcaatt
    25621 caacgcccgg actaccccca agtccccgga agaggactgc cagccgcccc gcgacctctg
    25681 agaggtcgac cgcggctcca acatgcacct caggtgcatc gagacggctg gcaagggtgt
    25741 gccacagttt cccgatcgtt tcttcgggtt cccatggctc aaattcgatc ctgaccatcg
    25801 gcgggcctca cccaaagaca gccgtgacaa gatcgaggag cccgcgtttg atatcctcgt
    25861 catcagtcag aggttcgatc attgcggcaa ggatggcgcg gtcggtcgac atgccctgtg
    25921 cgatcagcgt cgcggcataa acgactaagc gggtggaaac gccttcctca agatcctgac
    25981 ccttgagtcc gcgcagcttg ttcgccaacc ggatcagcgg cttgcagcgc tccagcgcca
    26041 gcccgctttc ctgagcaaca acttcggcct ccatctcggg cgacgggaag tcgaactcga
    26101 gagagatgaa ccgttgccgg gtcgagggtt tcagggtttt caggatattc tggtatccgg
    26161 ggttgtacga ggcgaccagc ataaaaccgg gtgcggcctc aagttcttcg cctgtgcggt
    26221 cgatcggcag tatgcgccgg tcatcggtca gtgggtgcaa cacgacggtc acgtctttgc
    26281 gggcttcgac cacctcatca aggtagcaga tcgcgccttc gcggaccgcg cgggtcaagg
    26341 gaccatcaac ccagacggtt tcgccacctt tcagcaggta gcgcccgatc aggtcggcgg
    26401 cggcaaggtc atcgtggcag gccacggtat atagcggacg accaaggcgg gcggccatat
    26461 gggccacaaa gcgggtcttg ccgcagcccg tcggcccctt cagcagaacc ggtaggtcgt
    26521 tgttgtaagc ggcggtgaac acatcgcatt catcacgctg gggcaggtag aagggggcgt
    26581 cagccgcccc cgttcccatg tttcttgagc cgtccatctt catgactccg ctgcgacgtg
    26641 gtcaggatcg ttttccagcc ggtcgcgttc gatcgggccg ggttcaacca tctctttccg
    26701 gggcacccag atcgagtaga tgaacaaaag cgcaccgagg acaacgacaa caccggaacc
    26761 aagacgcatc cagtagaaga tcgcgatctg gtcttgcacg tccatgaagt agtcaccgac
    26821 cacacgttgc atgtgcgttt gcacggtacc gccgaaggtc agcacgaagg tcataaagac
    26881 catgccgctg gtcatcagcc agaacgaacc catgttcagt acctgattgt acgggtcacg
    26941 gttcttcagg attggcatcg catagctgaa gattgccagg ttgaggcaga catatgcacc
    27001 gtagaaggcc aggtggccgt gggctgcagt gatctgcgta ccgtgggtat agtagttcac
    27061 cccgtgcagc gtgtgcagga agccccagac accggcaccg aagaaggcaa gcgtggcaca
    27121 gcccagcgac cacagcagcg cagccttgtt ggggtggtca cgacgacctt tccagaccat
    27181 gacgaaggca aaggccatca tcgcgaagaa cgggatcact tcgaggctcg agaagatcga
    27241 accgatccac tgccagtacg cgggtgtacc gatccagtag tagtggtgac ccgtaccaag
    27301 gatgcccgag aacagcgcgg cggcgacgat gacataaagc catttttcga cgatctcacg
    27361 gtcaacaccg gtcagtttca gcatcaggta ggccaggatc gaggccatga tcagttccca
    27421 cacgccttca acccaaaggt ggacgacata ccaccagtat tgtttgtcca aggccaggtt
    27481 gcccgggttg tagaaggcaa acaggaacag cagcgccaga ccccacagac ccaacaaaag
    27541 gatgttggtg atcgcggtct ttttaccctt cagaacggtc atcgacacgt tgtaaaggaa
    27601 gatcagcgcg gccacgacga tgcctgcctt gacccatttg ggttgttcaa ggaactcgcg
    27661 cccctctttg cccagcagcc aattgccttc gaaaaggttg aagacatagg tcacaaccac
    27721 gcccaatgta ccgaccacca gaatgatcag ctgcaaatag gctaacttgg gtgaatgtat
    27781 ttcacgctca gattcttccg ggatcaggaa gtaagccgcc ccgaagaagc ccaggatcag
    27841 ccagacgatc agcgagttgg tgtgcagcat ccgcacgatg ttgaacggca gaagctcact
    27901 caggaagttt gggaacacat agatcaaacc ggccagcagg ccgccgatca cctggatcgc
    27961 aaacagggcc attgccaccg caaagtaggc gtaggcgatt ttttgggatt cgtatttcat
    28021 ttctccgttc cctttctcag ccggcctcgt tgggcggcca gccctgagcg tcgatattgt
    28081 ccgtccagat caggaagttg gtcagatcgc ggagctcttc gtcgctgagg ttgaattgtg
    28141 gcatctgccg acgaccggga atgccggtcg gctgcgcctc catccagcct ttaagggatt
    28201 caaaggccga ttccgggtcg tcgaggacgc cccaccgagt cattacgtta gcgacttcgg
    28261 gggcaaagta ggccccttca cccagaatcg tatgacagtt gatacaggcg tgtttttccc
    28321 agacgtgttt gccgcgaacc acactttcat cgagctttgc cgaattctcg gaattcacga
    28381 tataccagtg tgaatgggcc gacagggcca agaatatgag gataaagaac agtgacccgc
    28441 catagaatat gttgcgggcc atgctcttgg tcatgacttc tcgcattgcg ctctcctttg
    28501 cgcagattag ctagtctgaa caccatggcg gctgggccat ggtgtctcct taacgaaagt
    28561 caagactggc cgaagtaatt gaaattcatc ccgcccgggc tgcgcgggga cctgtcaggg
    28621 cgggccacat tgcaatcagg tacagcgcaa aggcgcagac ccacaggcca tcggacagca
    28681 gcatcgccac catatagcct gcgttcaggt ccgctccgat ccagcgcgac agagctgcca
    28741 cggccatcag cccataggcg acaaccattg gagcgggtgc gatcaacgca cgaccgctgt
    28801 gacccagcgc agcgcggctc atgaccgcca gggtcatgcc gccgacgcaa ccgatgccca
    28861 gaacatgcag ggcggcgact tcattaccca ggcccagcac cgaaagcccc cagagaatca
    28921 gcccaagcgc cagcattcca agccccagat gcagcgccag cagaatcggt tgccgcacag
    28981 cccagcgtgc gcgccagcgt gccatgcgca atacctgcac cgcgcccaat gcaagtgcaa
    29041 ccaccccggc caccggcccg gcgccaaaca ccaaaacgct cagcggcaga atcaaggcca
    29101 gaatcatacc cgccttatcc aagacagcga ccgaaaccgg ccagtccgcc tcaggcacgc
    29161 cttcgcgctt catggcattg cgggtgaagg ccggcgtgat ccgcccgccc aggatggcaa
    29221 tcattgcaca caagctcagc agccctgcgc gcaacccggt ttgcaacgtg tccgccgtga
    29281 cctccatcca ttccagatga gtcatcaggt ccgcgaccca gatcaggctg agcaacagca
    29341 ggaaaatcat gttctgcggt tttgggcgac ggatcagctg agtcaggatt ttggctgcca
    29401 aaacaggcac aaaggccaga tcgaccatcg caaccaacac tggcggcagc atcccggaaa
    29461 accacatggc catccgaccc gccagccaca gcccggcggc cagagtgata aagcgtgcgc
    29521 gcgcctcggg cgcgccggtc cagttgggaa cagccgtcag aaagaacccg cccagcgcgg
    29581 cggtggcata gccaaagatc atctcgtgcg cgtgccacat cggtggcgtc atgccataat
    29641 ccggcgccat gtagggcacc gccagccaca gcccccaaac cagccccaca aacaggccgt
    29701 aaagaccggc ggacagaaag aaaacacgaa acgcctcacc aagaacacgg gcgacgattg
    29761 cgggcatggc tgctctcctt gacggttttc taagccctag cagcgaagct gaaacggcga
    29821 cttaaccaaa atcaaaacgt tggaaaacat gcccctaaga ttcagatttt tccgcgtttt
    29881 tttcgcgatt tttccagttg ccaccccgaa ttgcacccct tgtgttgact ttcgtcaagg
    29941 agtgctatcg agcgatgctc cacccttggg ggtgcctcac cacgcaaatg gagagtgatc
    30001 atgtcacttg gaatcagcta caacaaaact ggccgcgcct ttggggccgg tttggcgatg
    30061 ctgctgggca gcgtcgctgc accagccttc gccgaagagc caaccctcag cgaggaagcg
    30121 tttgaatcat ccaaacagct ttatttcgaa caatgcgcag gctgtcacgg cgttctgcgc
    30181 aaaggcgcca caggcaagag tcttgaacca cattggaaga aaaccgcagc cgacggaacc
    30241 gtgaccgaag gcggaaccct tgcactcggg caggaacgtc ttgagaaaat catcgcctgg
    30301 ggtaccgaag gcgggatgaa caacttctcg gacatcatga ccgagcagga aatcaaggat
    30361 atggcgacct acattcagat ggaggccccc aagccgcctg agatgtcgct ggagcagatg
    30421 aaagagaccc gcaaggtcta tgtcgaagaa gccgactacc cgaccgagcc gcttcacggc
    30481 cgcaattggg aaaatttctt cgtcgtcatc gagcgtgacg taggtaaggt ggctgttatc
    30541 gacggcgaca ccaaagaagt gctaacgcac atcccgacag gttacgccgt gcacgttctg
    30601 aaagcatcgg aacaccacag cattaccgag cctgagcacc ccggccgctt ctggtacacc
    30661 atgggccgcg acggcaagat gaccaagatc gacctctggc agaagcccga gaacatgttg
    30721 gtttcggaag tcaagattgc ctatgacgca cgtgacgtgg ccgtttccgg cgacggcaaa
    30781 tacgtcatcg gtggtggtta ctggccgccg cactttgcaa tcgtagatgc ccagacaatg
    30841 gaaccggtca aggttgtatc gacccgcggt gtgaacgtgg acggcgacta tgtggaagag
    30901 gcccgtgtgg ccgcaatcta cacaacgccg aacgagccga cctggatcgt cgcgatcaag
    30961 gaattgggtc agctgtggca ggttgattat accgacctgg ataacctgcg gatcgacaag
    31021 atcgactcgg ccaagttcct gcacgacggg ttctttgacc cgactggccg gtacttccaa
    31081 atcgccgcaa acgcgtcgaa caagatggtt gttgtcgata cccaaaccca caagctggaa
    31141 gcgatgatcg acaccgccgc gttgccgcac cccggtccgg gcgccaactg ggtcgacccg
    31201 aattgcggtc cggtcgctgg cacaacccac cttggtgtcg gtaccgtgac tgtttggggc
    31261 aacgatcccg agaatcgtcc ggatgatgcc tggaaggtct gctacgaagt ggaaaccgat
    31321 ggccccggcc tgtttgttcg gacccacccg aattcggact acatctgggc ggaccagacc
    31381 aagcaccccg agcctgaaat tcagcaatcg gtgcaggtca tctcgaaaga gaccggcgag
    31441 atcgtgaaaa ccatccagat caccgaagat gaaggcagcg ctgccgtaca cttcgagttc
    31501 aacgcggatg gcaccgaggt ctgggtttcc aaatggaacc tgtcggactc gaaagaaccc
    31561 aacggtcaga tcgtgatctt cgacgccaag acgctggaag aaatcggtcg catcgaaggg
    31621 ctgtatgccc cgaccggcaa gttcaacgtc tacaaccgct cgaaccacgt cacctgacgg
    31681 gtttgatacc acaaccggaa agggcgggcc cctcgcccgc cctttcctcg tttgacagtt
    31741 cagccaaaca cgcccgcccg acttaccggg ccagtcaata cagccataac ggagcccgga
    31801 tatgacctcc gaaccggata aaaaaccacc gatctggcgc cggtatttcc tgtggggaat
    31861 gcccgtggcc ggaatcgctg ccgcctttgt cggcggcatc atcttctggg gcgggttcaa
    31921 caccgccatg gaagccacca acaccaaaga tttctgtatc tcgtgccacg agatgcgcga
    31981 tttcgtctac gaggaataca caggtacgat ccacgacgtg aaccgttctg gcgtgggcgc
    32041 ggtctgttcc gactgccacg tgcccaagga ctggacccac aagatcatcc gcaagatcaa
    32101 ggcgtccaaa gagctgtatg gcaagatggt cggcaccatc aacacccgcg agaaattcga
    32161 ggccaaacgt gtacacctgg ccatgaacga atgggaacgg atgaaggcca ccgactcgcg
    32221 cgaatgccgc aactgtcacg atttcgaatc gatgatgccg gaattccaga agccccgcgc
    32281 gcgtcagcag cacctgaatg cgatggagat cggccagact tgtatcgact gccacaaggg
    32341 tattgcgcac tcggatgccc gcgaccgggc cgacgaagag tatctggaaa agcttgaaac
    32401 cccgaatccg gacttcatcc gcccgattcc gcccgaatat ttggtcagtc tggagcggat
    32461 cgaggcaaag gaagccgccg aagccgaggc tgaaaaagcc gccaaggcag cgcagcaaga
    32521 ggccgttcag gctcagatcg cagccgcagt tgacgcggcc gtcgctgaag agcgtgccgc
    32581 agcaaacggc gaagaggccg cagcgccctc agacggcggc ggcggcgatg tcccaggcaa
    32641 cgtcgactgg aacgccgtgg ccagcgcgga tctgaaactg ttctaccccg gtcaggcttc
    32701 atttgaatgg gtgcagaatg gcaagttcca tggtggcgcc cgtccgctaa caaaaggcgg
    32761 tgatcagtgc tcgacctgtc acgccaagga actggacacg atcggcaaca agattgtggc
    32821 cggtggtgat ctggagccaa cgccgatccc cggcaaacgt ggtgtgatcg acgcaaccgt
    32881 tcaggccgca catgacgacg agaacctgta tatccgcttg caatggccgg atgcaggcca
    32941 caacccggca ccgttcgtgg atggtggcaa gatggacccc gacaaccaga tcaaggttgc
    33001 catgatgatc accggtaccg gtatcgagat gggcgatcaa gttggttgct gggcctcgtg
    33061 ccacgccgac aactcgtata tgccctttga tccgggtgcg gaggcgattg ccgccaatgg
    33121 tgatgtctca ggtcgtctga ccgctcagga cacggtgacc aaatacataa gcgaaagccg
    33181 caccgaggtt gataccaaag gtcgtcgcgg taagccgatg ggtggttggg ataaactgca
    33241 taccgccgag cagatcgagc agtatctggc cgacggcacc tatcttgacc tgatgcgtgt
    33301 ctatgcggac ggcagtgcca ccaacggcta tcttctggaa cagcgcgtgg tcaatgacgg
    33361 cgagatcgcc gcatcggccg aactttccgg aggaatgtgg actgtggtct ttacccgtcc
    33421 gctgaactcc ggtgcgcccg gcgacgtgcc gctggaggcc ggcaatacct acacggtcgg
    33481 ctttgccatc cacgatgact ttgccgccgc gcggttccac catgtgacgc tggacaccag
    33541 ccttgcattg gacgacgaca gcgccttcat caacgtggta aaacaataat tgagggggcc
    33601 ggatgaaccg gccccttccc ctttggaaag gagacatgga taatgaaacc ccaccgcctt
    33661 cttcccgcgc tgctgcttct ggccgcgccc gcctgggccg atgaaaccgc tgagatctgt
    33721 gccgaggccg aagatcgcta tgtcgagatg tttgaccaac catcgtccgc agtcgaggac
    33781 gccgaggtgg tgctgatgta caaatacaac ttctgccctc gcgaattgac cgtaaagccg
    33841 ggcaccaccg tgcgttggat aaatgtggac aaacgcacca gccattcggt cttgctgaaa
    33901 gacggcagcg aacccgaaag cgatcggttg ttccccgagg aatcggtgga catgacattc
    33961 ctcacgccgg gcccgcagga atacctgtgc ggtccgcatt gggaaacgca ggacatgatc
    34021 ggcatgatca cagtcgaacc ctgagccgag gcaaaaatac aggcaaaatc aaaggagcgc
    34081 gggcgctaat cccgcgctcc ttaacttatg tcaaggaggt tggtttagga ttacgccaac
    34141 ttggcctcat gacacgcccg gttcacccag caacgtcccc tattcgcgcg tggaagctgc
    34201 cggaaggtcc gggttccgaa gacattcaga acaagcgagt tagcacatga gcggtaaggt
    34261 ttttctgatt ggcgccggcc caggcgaccc cgagctgatg accctgcgcg ccctgcgtat
    34321 gctgcaagag gccgacgtgg tcgtctatga ccgactggtt tcggacggaa tcctcgccct
    34381 gcacgccgac ggtgcgcggc tgatcccggt gggcaaggcc cccaaatgcc acaccgtacc
    34441 gcaggatcgc atcaatgaaa tcctgaaaga agaggcactg gccggtcaca ccgtcgcaag
    34501 gctgaagggc ggtgatccga tgatctttgg ccgcggctcg gaagaagccg cctatctgat
    34561 ggcttatgga atcgctgtcg aatacgcgcc gggtatcacg gcggcacagg gggcctccag
    34621 ttcgaccggc gtgccgctga cccatcgcgg gctggcgacc tcggttcaat atgttaccgg
    34681 ccaccggcaa gccgacaagg tgctggatct ggactggaaa cggctggctg atcctgactc
    34741 gaccttggtg gtctatatgg gcgtcgccaa catcggccag atcgccatgg ggctaatgac
    34801 cgagagcctg cccggctcga cccccgttct ggccgtgggc aaagccacca caccggatga
    34861 gagccgcatg gtatcccgcc ttgatcaatt ggcggcggat gtccgcaaag ccgacctgaa
    34921 agcgccgacc ttgttcatca tcggcaaggt ggtttcactc tgcgcagaac ggcccttggc
    34981 agacctgctg gaacaggctc atggctaagc ttggtcataa aagcctgggg cagtgccagg
    35041 tcccggcggg gggccaggcg cctagccggg ggatggaccg ggtgttaccc cgcagggcgg
    35101 gccaacgttc gggctggacg gcgcacgccg tgctgacgac cgccgtagtt ctggccacgt
    35161 cagcctttgc cgcagaagcc attgacccca acgcactgaa acgacttgtc catcaggatt
    35221 gcggctcgtg ccacgggttg tcgctgaaag gcggccttgg ccccgatctg cggtccgaga
    35281 cattgcagca ttacgatgcc gacgtcctga ccggtgtcat ccttgacggc attcccgata
    35341 ccgcaatgcc cccatggcgg cccctgatca gcgaagaaga ggccgaatgg atcgcccgtt
    35401 acctgctgga acaggaggaa caatgaaaca tctcatcctc ggccttgcag ccacattgat
    35461 gatcacaacg gcacatgccg atcctaccgc aaccggagac ctgggtctgg tgatcgaacg
    35521 ggctaagggg tcagtcctgt tggtcgacca gtccgaccgc gccgcgctcg cgcggatcga
    35581 ggggctgggc gacctttccc atgcctcgct ggtctattcg ccggatgaac gctttgcgta
    35641 tgtctttggg cgtgacggcg ggctgaccaa ggtggacatt gtcacccgtc agatcgtgaa
    35701 ccgcgtcgtg caggcgggca acgccatcgg cggcgcaatc tcagacgatg gcaaactggt
    35761 ggccgtgtcc aactatgaac ccggtggtgt acgagtcttt gatgcggaca cgctggagat
    35821 ggtcgccgac attcccaccg acagcaaaac catcggttta gtcgatgcgc cgggccgtcg
    35881 cttcgtgttt accatgtggg acacgggcga gacctggatt gccgattttg ccaaaggcga
    35941 ccccgcgatc accaagatca ccgacatggg caagaaccct tacgacgcgc tgatcaccgc
    36001 caatggccgc acctatatca ccggcctgtt cggcgaggac ggcctgaccg cgctggatct
    36061 ctgggccgag aaccccgaac ccatccgcgt gctgcccgac tatgggcgcg gacaggagga
    36121 aatgccggtc tacaagatgc cccatctgga aggctgggcg ctgaccgggc gcgagttcgt
    36181 cctgcccgcc gttggccatc acgaggttct gtggatcgac tctgacaccc ttaccgaaac
    36241 cgggcgcacc aagacgcacg gccagccggt ctttgccatg gctcgccccg acgggcggca
    36301 ggtctgggtc aatttcgccc atccgctgaa cgacacgatt caggtcgtcg acagtgtcag
    36361 caaagagatc atccacgaat tcaaacccgg ccccgccgtg ttgcacatgg agttcacgcc
    36421 gcgcgggcat gaggtctggc tcagcgtgcg cgatgccaac aaggttatgg tctacgacac
    36481 gcagaccttc gaaaaactgc gcgagatcga tgcggacagc ccctcgggca tcttctttac
    36541 agcgcgtgcg cacaaaacgg ggctgtgacg gatggatcat atcaccgacc cgatcgaccg
    36601 ccgcctgctg gatgagttcc agcgtgattt cccgatcacc gaccacccgt ttcaggttct
    36661 gggcaatacg ctgggtctgg acgaggccga agtcatcgac cgcctgaccc gaatgcgcgc
    36721 aaccggccgg atcacgcgcg ttggcgcgac gattgcaccc ggtgcggttt cggccagcac
    36781 tctggctgcc gtcgccgcgc ccgatgagcg tctggaagag gtcgccgcaa taatcgacgc
    36841 ggaacccggc gttaaccaca attaccagcg cgaggatgac tggaacctat ggtttgtcac
    36901 caccggcccg gaccgtgcgc atgtgaatgg cacgctggcg cggatcagcc atcgcaccgg
    36961 gctgcgggtg ctggatttgc ggctggtgcg cccgttcaac gtcgatctgg ggttccgcat
    37021 gtcgggcaat acccgcaacg tgcccggccc ccgcaaggtg gattgctcgg ccatgcggga
    37081 cggagaccgc cccttgctgc aggcgctgag ttcgggcctg caactggtca ttgatccgtt
    37141 tgctgatctg gcacggtctc tgggtcggtc cgcccccgag gtgatggcgc gaatcgaggc
    37201 actgcacgat gcgggcatta tctcgcgcct gggtgtcatc gttcgccaca gggcgcttgg
    37261 ctggtcggcc aacgcgatgg tggtctggga catgcccgcc gatcaggtcg gcactgctgg
    37321 cccagcactt gccgcacatc ccggcgtgac cctgtgttat gagcggaacc cggtcgagga
    37381 catctggccc tatcgcctct attccatgat ccacgcccgg tcgcgcagcg aagcgctgga
    37441 aaccctttca agtgccgtcg ccttgccgga actggcctgt gcgcgccaca aggtgctgtt
    37501 ctcgacccgc tgcttcaaac agaccggcgc gctgatccac caaaaggagg ctgcggcatg
    37561 acactggacg caaccgatcg cgcaatcctg aaccggatgc aggacgatct gccactgagc
    37621 acgcatccct atgccgcaat cgccaccgag ctgagcattt cggagagcga cttgctgggc
    37681 cgtctcaaac gcatgaaaga agagcgcatc atcactcgtt ttggtccgtt ttttgacgcc
    37741 gctgccatgg gcggcgcctt ctgcctgtgc gcaatggccg ttccaccaga gaatttcgaa
    37801 accgtcctga ccaaagtcaa tgcgcatcca gaggttgccc ataattatga acgcacgcat
    37861 cggctgaaca tgtggttcgt tctggcaacc gaaacccccg aggggatcga ggccaccgcc
    37921 gatgccatcg aacgggaaac ggggatcgag gtactttgtt ttcccaaatt gcaggaattt
    37981 ttcattggct tccgggtggc ggcatgatcg acgcgaaaga cagagagatt atcgaggcgc
    38041 tgcaaggcgg cctgccgctc gtgcctgcac cctacgcgca ggtggcttcg gacatgggca
    38101 tggacgaaga cgagttgctg cttcgtctgg ccgacctgaa atcgagcggt gtgatccgcc
    38161 gcatcgctgc tgcacccaat cactacaaac tgggcatgac ctcgaacggt atgaccgtgt
    38221 gggatgtcga agacaaccgc gtgaccgaac tgggcacccg gatcggcgct ttgccgtttg
    38281 taacccactg ctacgaacgc cctcgcgccc tgcccgactg gccttataac ctgttcgcca
    38341 tggtccacgg aacggatcgc gacgaggtcg aagaaaagcg ggcggaaatc accgcaatac
    38401 tgggcgaggc ctgtcgggcc aaagatatcc tctattccac gcgcattctc aaaaagaccg
    38461 ggctgcgcct gaaaacgaaa ggctgagaca tgttccgcct gaccgaatac atgcatcaac
    38521 tcgtcacccc caccccggtg cgcaaacgcc gccccgggcc ggtaaaaccg gtggtgatct
    38581 ggaacctgac gcgacgctgc aacctgaaat gccgccattg ctacaccgtc tcggcggatg
    38641 ttgcgttccc gggtgagctc agccacgagc aagccatggt aacccttgag gatctgggcc
    38701 agtttcgcgt cccggccctg atcctctcgg gtggggaacc gctggaccgg ttcgatttct
    38761 tcgatatcgc caaacgcgcc cgcgatctgg tgcccatgct ggcgctgtcc accaatggca
    38821 cgcggattca cgacgaaacc gccgacatga tcgccgatgt gggattcaac tatgtcggca
    38881 tctcactgga cgggatcggg gccaccaacg actggtttcg cggtgtcgaa ggtgcctttg
    38941 ccgatgccct gcgcggcgta cgcgaatgca aaaaacgcgg catcaaggtc ggtctgcggt
    39001 tctgcctgac cgaagggacc cagcatcacc tgcccgacct gctgaaactg tgtgacgacg
    39061 aaggcgtcga caagttctac ctctcccacc tggtctatgc cgggcgcggc gacaagaacc
    39121 ggggcgagga tgccgagcat atgcgcacgc gcaacgagct tgatctgttg ctggaacgcg
    39181 cgtgggaggc cgcctcgggc gggcgcccac tggacatcgt gacaggcaac aacgacgccg
    39241 atgctgggta tttcctgaac tgggtccgcg cacgcttcga tgccgacaag gccgcccatg
    39301 tacgcgagca cctggccgca tgggggggta actccagcgg tcttggcgtg gccaatattg
    39361 acaatctggg ccgggttcat cccgacacct actggtccga ctacacggtc ggcaatgtaa
    39421 agaccaaacc gttttccgag ctatggacca gcgatgatcc gatgcttgcc atgctgcgca
    39481 cccgcccgcg cccgctgaag gggcgctgcg gggcttgtca gctcaaggac gtctgcggcg
    39541 gcaatacccg gattcgggcg ttgcagctga ccggcgaccc ctgggccgaa gatccggcct
    39601 gttatctgac aaatcaagaa atcggcgtcg aagatgcggg caagcgcctg caggtgacgc
    39661 cgttccgagg aaaaagccat gacccggcgc atcaattctt ttgacactct gaaaatcggc
    39721 accttctgtt cgctgctgct ggcgggcact gcatgggccg acgccccagc cgactatgcc
    39781 gaacactgcg catcctgcca cggtgaaaac cgtctgggcg gagttggtcc tgcgctgatc
    39841 cccgagacgc tgaaacggat gcgcggcccg cgcgtggccg ctgtgatcgc cgaagggcgc
    39901 acggccactc agatgcccgc cttttcccac gaactcgacg ctttgcagat cgaggaactg
    39961 gccggttggc tgaaatcccc gctggaaacc gaccctgaat ggggtgaggc cgatatcatg
    40021 gccagccgca cgctggacga ggactatgtc ccggtcgacg cccctgtatg ggacagcgac
    40081 ccgatgaata tcacgctggc agttgagacc ggcgatcacc atgtcagcgt tctggacggc
    40141 gacacgttcg aggttctgga ccggttcgag accccctttg ccgttcacgg cggcccgaaa
    40201 ttcagccccg atggccgcta tgtattcatc atgtcccgtg atggctgggt gcagaaatac
    40261 gacatctggg cgctgaaaca ggtgggccgc gtgcgcgcgg gcctgaacag ccgcaacatt
    40321 gccatgtctg gcgacggcaa atgggttgcc gtggcgaatt acctgcccaa cagcctgacc
    40381 ctgctgtcga ccgaggacct gtcggttgca aaggtcgttg aggtcaagag caagaaggga
    40441 gtccccagcc gtgtctcggc cgtgtatcag gccccaccgc gcgaaagctt tgtgctggca
    40501 ctgaaagacg tgcccgagat ctgggaggtc ttctacggcg ccaacccacc gcaatccggc
    40561 ctgggtcacg actttcgcat cgagggtcag ttcaagaacc ccgacccatt cccggtgcgc
    40621 aagatcacca cgcccgacta tctggacgat ttctttttcg accagagcta tgaatatgtc
    40681 atgggcgcat cgcgcgatgg cgagggcggt caggtgatcg atctggtcat cggccagaaa
    40741 gtcgccgatc tggacctgcc ggggatgccg catctgggct cgggcatcac atggcagcac
    40801 ggcgacacca ccgtgatggc cacgccgcac ctgaccgatg gtaccgtgtc ggtgatcgac
    40861 atggaaacct gggaaactgt caaacggatc aagacggaag gaccggggtt cttcatgcgc
    40921 agccatgaaa actcgcccta cgtctgggcc gatgtgttct ttgggccgaa caaggacgcg
    40981 atgcatgtga tcgacaagca aagccttgag atcgttaaga ctctgcgccc ggctccgggt
    41041 aagacagttg cgcatgttga gttcaccaaa gacggcagcc acgcgctggt ttcgatctgg
    41101 gaagatgacg gcgcggtaat cgtctatgat gcgcaaacgc tggaagaagt ccgccgcctg
    41161 ccgatgcgca aaccttcggg aaaatacaat gtctggaaca aaatcacctt ctcggaagga
    41221 accagccact gaaggcaaat ggccggtctg gaaactggcc attctgcttt atccggccac
    41281 ggcgctgacc gtggctatca atctgtttct ggccggcctg attgccaaca gcgccggtta
    41341 cggcattatc gagccggtca cagcgatcct gtggtcgatc ccattgggcg tgcctgcatc
    41401 ctggcttgcc gggcgctggg tacggggcct gatggacgaa gctgacagtt gacgtcggct
    41461 tctagaattc tgagatttca cggaaatccg ccaagattaa tttttgggca gtctgagaac
    41521 aaatgactta agtcaaggat cgaatccggc ggcaggtcta cccctcagga aagattgccg
    41581 agttggattc tccatgcccg cctttaaccc tctgcacatg tcagctgttt gcgcgtcccg
    41641 cgcagcttgt gctgtagcgg gcattttcct tctgctgttg cagctgcttg gcccggcgct
    41701 ggcgagtccc ggggaaagca tgtgggtgga gatctgctcg gaggcagggg cggtctgggt
    41761 tcaggtggac cttgaagagg acaccacgga tccaaccgcg ccctgtccga attgcgccga
    41821 ctgcgccctg tgcgccgtca cctcagcggc cccggtgccg gaaatgcccg tattctaccg
    41881 ggaaggtcta attcacgccg cacattgcga aaaccgcgat ctgctcagcg tcaccagtgt
    41941 aaaacgactg tggcccgaaa cccgcgcccc cccccgcgtg acccaagaaa caactgaacg
    42001 cgccctgcgc gcgtccatgg cgtctaccca aattatcgga ggtgcgccgt ggtcgtaagt
    42061 cgcgcaatcc atttcctgct ggccctttct ctgtcctgcc tgttggcgat cagcgcccat
    42121 gccgacagcc tcgccagctt cctgcccgac attgagcccg ccgacctggc ccccggtgcc
    42181 gatgcttttg gcccggttcg cgacgacgtg cccgttgccc cagttctgaa gggcggagag
    42241 acagttgcct gggctttcct gacttctgat ttcgtgggca ccaccggtta ttcgggcaaa
    42301 cccatccacg tggttgctgc catcgacgac gatgcggttc tgaccggcgt taagctggtc
    42361 aaacactcgg aacccatcgt tctgatcggc attcccaatt cccgtatggt cgaattgacc
    42421 gaaggttaca ctgggcttga cctgaaagtc gaagtggaga ccggtggcga ggggcatgac
    42481 ctcgacatca tctcgggcgc gacagtgacg atcatggtga tcgacgacag cctcgttcgc
    42541 ggtgggatca aggtatcccg cgcactgggt ctgggaggcc tgtctccgtt gttggccgat
    42601 ggtcccaaac gcgaaatcga tatggcgaag aactccgctt acgactgggc aaccttgtct
    42661 ggcgacggct cggtccggcg tctgacgctg gacgtcggtc aggtcaatgc cgcttttgag
    42721 gccacgggcg atcagcgtgc catcaagcgc cccgaaccgg gtgaaccgga cgacacattc
    42781 atcgacatgc atttggcact ggtttctgtc ccgtcaatcg gcaagtcgct gttgggtgag
    42841 gccgaatatc agaatctggt cgagtggttg gacgaagggg aacaggccat tctggtgctg
    42901 ggccgcggcg cctacagctt caaaggttcg ggttacgtcc gcggcggtat ctttgaccgg
    42961 atacaactga tccagggcga caattcagta cggttctttg acaagcaaca agagcgtctt
    43021 ggcaaagtcg cagcctccga cgcgccgagc ttcaccgaat tggatatctt caagatccct
    43081 gccgaggccg agttcaatcc ggctgaaccg ttccgcctgc aactgctggt gcaacgcgct
    43141 ataggtgcgg ttgagaagac attcctgacc tttgatcttg gttacaaact gcccgagcgg
    43201 tatctgctgc ccgtcgctgc ctccgcggtc gtcgatgatg ccaccggcga agccgccgcc
    43261 aaagccgctt tgtggcagcg catctggaag gatcgcaccg ttgaaattgg cgttctcggc
    43321 atcatgcttc tggtgctgac ggccaccttc ttcttccaat tccacgccac catgaacgcg
    43381 cgggtcttct actggttccg catcggttac ctgacaatga ccctgttctt catcggctgg
    43441 tatgccaacg cgcagctaag cgtggtgaac ctgatggctc tggcaggcag tctacgcacc
    43501 gggttctcat gggatgcgtt cctgctggat ccgctggtct ttatccaatg gttcgccgtg
    43561 gccgccgccc tgctgttctg gggccgaggt gcctattgcg gctggctgtg cccgttcggt
    43621 gcattgcagg agctgaccaa caagatcgcg cgggcctgcc gcgttccgca gtggaccctg
    43681 ccctggggtc tgaatgaacg gctttggcct gcaaaataca tgatcttcct tgtgctcttc
    43741 ggcatcagct tcgtgtccat cccgctggcc gaaaaatatg ccgagatcga accgttcaag
    43801 accgcaatca tcctgaagtt catgcgcgac tggccgtttg tagtctttgc gctgctcctg
    43861 ctgggtgtcg ggctgttcat cgaacggttc tactgccgtt atctctgccc gctgggcgga
    43921 gcgctggcga tccccgcccg tatccgcatg ttcgactggc tgcgccgcta caaggaatgc
    43981 ggcacaccct gtcagacctg cgccaacgaa tgccccgttc aggccatcca ccccacgggt
    44041 gagatcaatc cgaacgagtg tgtcacctgc ctgcattgtc aggtgctcta ccagtccgag
    44101 acgaaatgtc ccgtcgtcat ccgccagcta aaacggcggg ccaagacagg gtcggtcgac
    44161 ctcaagaccc cgctcggaca accaccggcg aaccatccga acgccaaacc gcaatccgtt
    44221 tcctaaaaaa ggaggaacga tcatgtcgga caatgaaagc aaactgaaca tcacacgccg
    44281 cgggatgctg ggtgcaaccg caaccggcgc tgtgctggcc gggaccggtc tgggctcaac
    44341 cctgatgacc gcgaagcaag ccagcgctgc cgccaatgct aacctggagc ccggtgaact
    44401 ggacgaatac tacggtttct ggtcttcagg tcagacaggt gaactgcgca ttctgggctt
    44461 cccgtccatg cgcgaactga tgcgggttcc ggtgttcaac cgctgctcgg ccaccggctg
    44521 gggtcaaacc aacgagtcgt tgaagatcat gaccgatggc ctgctaccgg aaaccaagga
    44581 attcctcgcc aagcgcggcc tgaaaaccta tgacaacggt gaccttcacc acccgcatat
    44641 gtcattcacc gacggcacct atgatggccg ctacctgttc atgaacgaca aggccaacac
    44701 ccgcgtcgcc cgcgtgcgct gcgacgtgat gaaatgcgac aaaatcaccg agatcccgaa
    44761 cgccaaggcg atccacggtc tgcgcccgca gaaattcccg cgcaccggct atgtatttgc
    44821 caacggtgag gatgaaacgc cgctggttaa tgacggcaca gtgctggatg atccatcgca
    44881 atacgtgaac atcttcaccg cgctggacgg cgacaccatg gaagtggcat ggcaggtgat
    44941 cgtgtcgggc aacctcgaca acaccgactg cgactatcag ggcaagtacg cctactcgac
    45001 ctcgtacaac tcggaaatgg gtatgaacct ggccgagatg accgagaacg agctggacca
    45061 cgtcgttgtc ttcaacctcg cggaaatcga agcgggtatc gaagccggtg actaccaaga
    45121 gctgaaaggc gtcaaggttc tggacgggcg caagggtcag aacaagaaat acacccgcta
    45181 tatcccgatc ccgaactcgc cgcacggcat caacaccgca cctgacggca agcatgtctg
    45241 catcaacggt aagctgtcgc cgacagtctc gatcatggac gtcaccaaac tggacgccct
    45301 gttcgaaagc gacgctgacc cgcggtcgtg catcgtcggc gaaccgcagc tgggtctcgg
    45361 cccgcttcac accgcttatg acggtcaggg caacgcgttc accacgctgt tcctcgacag
    45421 ccagatcgtg aagtggaaca tcgaaaaggc aatcgaggca tacggcggcg ccgatgtgga
    45481 cccgatcatc tcgaaggtcg acgtgcacta tcagccgggc cacaactcga cctccatggg
    45541 tgaaaccaag gatgccgacg gcaagtggct gatttcgatg aataagttct cgaaagaccg
    45601 cttcctgaac gtgggtccgc tgaagcccga aaacgagcag ctgatcgaca tctcgtccga
    45661 cgagatgaaa gtggttcacg acggcccgac ctttgccgaa ccgcatgact cgatcatcgt
    45721 tcgcagcgac atcgtcaacc cggtcaacgt ctgggatcgc gccgatgtca catgggaaga
    45781 cgcccgcaag caggccgaag ccgatggcat cgatctggaa gaaggtgccg aggaacccat
    45841 ccgggacggc aacaaggtgc gggtctacat gacctcgcag gccccgacct tcagccttga
    45901 gaagttcacc gttaaacaag gtgacgaggt gacggtctac atcaccaatc tggatgacgt
    45961 ggacgacgtg acccacggct tctgcctggg caactacggc atcgcgatgg aagtcgcacc
    46021 attggcaacc gcctcggtca ccttcaccgc cgaccgtccg ggcgtgcact ggttctattg
    46081 ccagtggttc tgccacgcgc tgcacatgga aatgcgcggt cggatgctgg tcgaaccggc
    46141 tggagcataa ggcgatgcgc tggtccctgc tcattccgct cctgctcggc tcgccccttt
    46201 gggcggcgga ctgggacgtg cccaaccggg cgggggccat caatgaaata ctggcgcagg
    46261 cggcggatgg ggacaccctc cgcctgagcc ccggtgttta caccgaaaca ctggttctgg
    46321 accggcctgt aattatcgac gggctgggac aggccaccat agacgggaaa ggaaacggca
    46381 gcgtcatcac cgtgaccggg ccgggtgtca ccgtacgcgg gctgaccgtg atcggctcag
    46441 gctctagcca tgacgggatc gacagcggta tccagctaac caaaacggcc aaagcacccg
    46501 tggttgagga taacgtgctg ctggggaatc tctacggcgt cgacattcac ggggccaagg
    46561 acagcatcgt gcgtggcaac cggatcgaag gtcggttgga ccagcggatg aacgaccgcg
    46621 gtaatggcgt ctatgtctgg aatgcgccgg gtgcgcgggt ggaagacaac gacatccgct
    46681 atggccgcga cgggatcttt gtgaactcgt ccaagaaaaa caccttcacc ggcaacctgt
    46741 tccgcgatct gcgatttgcc gtgcactaca tgtatgccga cgactcgatc gtcagcgaca
    46801 atgtctcaat cggtaacgat ctgggttatg ccgtgatgtt caccaccaat gtgaaggtcg
    46861 cagataacgt ctcggttggt gaccgcgaac atggcgtgat gctgaactac gccaacaaaa
    46921 gtcagatcac cggcaacgtg gtgataggtg ccaaggaaaa atgcaccttc ctctataact
    46981 ccaacaagaa tgaattcacc gataactggt tccagggatg cggcatcggc atccatttta
    47041 ccgctggcag cgagcgcaac cgcatcgtcg gcaattcttt tattgggaac cggacacagg
    47101 tgaaatacgt ctcgaccaag tgggtcgagt ggtccgaaaa cgggcgcggc aattactggt
    47161 ccgatttcgc cgcctatgat gtggatgggg acggtatcgc cgacgccccc tatcgcccca
    47221 atgacagtat ggaccatgtg ctgtggaccc aaccctcagc caaattactc ctcggctccc
    47281 ctgccgtgca gctggtacgc tggtcgcaat ctgccttccc ggcccttctg ccgggcggcg
    47341 tgatcgacag caacccgctt atgcaagccc ctgaaccccc agctatgaaa aaggtgcctc
    47401 atgacggata aggccctaag tattacccaa gtcagcaagg accgagggaa aacccgcgtt
    47461 cttgacgata tcaccctttc ccttgcccca ggtcagcgcg ttgcactgct gggccataac
    47521 ggcgcgggca agtcgaccct gatcaaatcc atcctcggct tgacgccgat ccatggcgga
    47581 gccattcgga tcggcgatac cactcccggc accgcgcaag cacggcggga tacggcctat
    47641 ctgcccgagg ctgtgtcgtt ccacccagcc ttgaccggac gcgagcagtt gacccttttc
    47701 gcaaagctgt ccggggcaat ggccgatgta cccggcctgc tggatcgcgt tggcctcagc
    47761 gatgcactgg atcgccggat tggaacttat tccaaaggga tgcggcaacg tcttggtctg
    47821 gcgcaagtgc tgctaggcca gccgaaagtg gcactgctag acgaaccaac ctcaggcctg
    47881 gacccgatct cacggcagga tctttatgcc atcattgacg aactggcagc gcagggcacc
    47941 gccgtcctga tcgcgtcgca cgctctgacc gaggtcgagg cccgcactga ccgcatcgct
    48001 atcatgcgga agggccggat ggttgcggat gacacgctga acaacctgtc ggcgctggcc
    48061 gggctgccga tccgcctgcg cgtacgcgcc agcgtcaacg cagatgcact ggccgccgaa
    48121 ttgggtggca accggatcaa tggtgcgtcc gtggaactgc tctgttcccc ggatgacaag
    48181 atggaggccc tgcgccgtat cgccgggttg ggcgacgcgg tagcggatgt cgaaatgacc
    48241 ccgcccaggc tggaagacct ctatcgacac tacgcacagg aggagatgca atgacccgct
    48301 tcctcgccat cactcgcacc gagatgctga tactgcgtcg caaccgctgg ctgctggtcg
    48361 caacgctgat catggtattg ttcgctttgg ctctgacttt tgcgggcagc gcccccaccg
    48421 gcacactggg cgtagatatg ctgactgttt cggtggcctc gatgaccaca ctgtcggttt
    48481 acctggcacc cttgctggcg ctgatgattt ccttcgacgc catcgctggt gacgtggacc
    48541 ggggcagcct gtcgctgctg ctgtcctacc cggcagggcg cggagaaatc ctgctaggca
    48601 agttcaccgc ccacttggcc gccctggcct ttgctatgac cgttggtttc ggcaccgcag
    48661 gcgcggtggc cgcatttttt ggcggcgcgg gaccggaaag cctgatggcg ctggctcgcc
    48721 tcattctcac atccatcctg ctgggcgctg tgtttctggc gctgggttac ctgctgtctg
    48781 ccctggcaag gggcgccacg gcggcagcag gtctgtcggc cgggctctgg ctggtttttg
    48841 tcgtccttta tgatctgggc ttgttgggag ccgtcgtcat ggacaagggc ggcaccttca
    48901 cccaatccgt ctttccgtgg gtgatggttg ccaacccggc cgacgcattc cgtctgtgga
    48961 acatcgccgc gaccgaaggt gtcgccatgg cctcgggcat gactggagct gcgcaggctc
    49021 tgcccgtatg ggccgcgccg gcctcgctgc tgatctggcc ggtgctgggt tttatcctag
    49081 cccgtgccgc cttccggagg gtcgagccat gaaacgcttt tgcctgatcg ccctggtagc
    49141 cctgactgct tgtaaagaag agatggccgt ggcccctgac ccggttgatt tgacaccgga
    49201 cgcgctcagc tatttttgtc agatgaacat tgccgagcat ggcgggccaa aggggcaaat
    49261 tcatctggaa gggtatcccg tgccgctgtt ctttgctcaa gtgcgcgaca tggtggccta
    49321 tctgaaaagc cccgagaggg atgccaaaat cactgctgtt tatgtcagtg acatgggggt
    49381 tgccccgaac tggcggcagc cgggcatttc caactggatc gcggctgatg acgcaacctt
    49441 tgtggtcggc tccaacgttg caggcggcat gggcgcaccc gaggttgtac cctttgccga
    49501 tcccaccgct gccgatgttt tcatcaccca atatggcggc gcgcagatgc cgctgcccga
    49561 cattccagct gccgaggttc tcggccccgt cgatctggac ctgaaactgg agaccccctc
    49621 atgacccccc tctcccgccg tcggttcctg accatgtccg ccgcctgcgc cgcctttcca
    49681 gccagcgcga aacccgcccc agcggcccat tggcgcgggg ttgcactggg ggccgaagcc
    49741 agcctgcggc tggaagggct gaccgatacc caggcggcgc cgatcattgc cgccgtcgag
    49801 gccgagttga accgtttgga aaacatcttc agcctgtacc gccctcaatc cgaactcagc
    49861 cgactgaacc gcgacggcca actgtcggac cccgcacctg aattgctaaa cgttctcagc
    49921 ctgtgcacgg cgctgcacga ggctacgaac ggcgcgtttg accccaccgt tcaaccactc
    49981 tggtccgcac tcgcaactga tgcgcgccct gaaaagaccg acgcggcacg gcgttctgtc
    50041 gggtggactc gcgtgaacgt tcagacggac atgatccgcc tgccgcaacc gggtgtttca
    50101 gcactgaccc tgaacggcat cgcacagggc gccatcaccg accgtatcag tgcgctgctg
    50161 accgcgcatg acctgcgggg cgtgctggta aatatgggag aaatagcagc ctgggggcaa
    50221 cgcggagacg gacaagcctg gcaggtcggg ctggctggac ccggaggcaa tgttcgtaaa
    50281 tccatcgaac tacgggaccg tgcggtcgca acttcgaacg cgcgcagctt catgctgaca
    50341 ggtgatcagg ggcatattct gaaccctgcg agtggtatgc gcccagcggg catcgtctca
    50401 gtctcagcgc ccagcgcggc cattgccgac gggttgtcga cagctttgtg cgccctgccg
    50461 aagacaggat ttgacacagt actcaggtct ttccccgacg tgcggctgga aatgcacatc
    50521 tgatcacaag gctcagtgtt gcgtgccaga aactgcgcaa ccaaagcctc tcagtacacc
    50581 aaagccgaaa catagacttg cccaaagatt aatttggtaa gccgagtttc acgccgtatc
    50641 tacgaaaaaa ggtaggtggc ggagacgaag ggattcgaac cctcgagacg gtttcccgcc
    50701 tactccctta gcaggggagc gccttcgacc actcggccac gtctccgccg acgggtatat
    50761 ccttgcaagc aacgggaata caaggcgaaa tttccatttt gtgtctcact ccggcaaaat
    50821 tgctgaaccc gttgaaatta cggtaaaaca caccgattta cgtggattat gggcaagatt
    50881 tggacaattt tttctgaggc atttcccagc gccgaaccat ccagccgtca ggttcgaaac
    50941 accacaacac atcgaatccc cattctgcat cgccgcgccg attgagagat cattatctgc
    51001 caacgaagaa tttctcctgt ttcggttcga acccatctcc tccgggcatc ggaggtagcg
    51061 catgtcaaaa caaacggaaa aaggtgtgaa ctgtgctggt acacaagctg aatatgatgc
    51121 gcacaactta gctatcgcca ttagacagaa cccttcgccg ctcttgaccg ttcgttgctt
    51181 agctaagcgc tggcgctgca gccgatcttc agttgaacga tttcgcaagc ttcatggcct
    51241 gacgcctgtt tctgttcctg gtgagcaccc ctgcttcgac ctgctcgatg tactgcggct
    51301 tgaagaggta gacgatccga tcttgttatg ggcgtttgga ggcagtgagg gccgcaaagt
    51361 ccttcttgca ccgttgctat caatcgagga cctgcggttg ctcgaccggc ggtttgtcaa
    51421 gtgccacccg gagacatttc gacgtttggc gcgaaatggt caacgccacg gttttaagct
    51481 tgggcggcga tggcttttcc gcccgaacat cgaagaaatt gagcgtttga attttctgaa
    51541 ctcaggcaag agggctggaa aatgacaaga ccatacagca gtgaacacat cctgcttcac
    51601 ggcgcgacaa tgaagaaaac acccaaaggg atttccggac gaaacaccat tgggtgtttt
    51661 cttcattcat ccgctccttt gcttcacaag ccaatttttt cgtcaaaacc aacagaaggc
    51721 aaagaccgtc gttctttcgc gcaacgacgg tctttccccc tgattggaga caaacaatga
    51781 cagcgaacga acaaactcag ctgacacctc cgacgcttcg cgacgcactg ctggcggcca
    51841 atgccggcgt ccttgatctg ccgtggactg aatcctcctg gagaaaaatc cgtggctcgt
    51901 tgtccaaagt agaaaaagtc tttgacgttt tggacgcaac cccaaaaaac gcacaagtgg
    51961 tttgtgattc aaagcgctta cgcactctgg tcgcggacta tctcgacacc ggaacagctc
    52021 caatgaactg cggtttcaaa agctatgata ggttttatgt ctggtactcg aacaccaaac
    52081 gtttttttga tttggtaagc ggcgagcgtg ctaagaaggc agcaaacaaa acgcgtcaag
    52141 accggtcggc caaattcctc gaactggtca gtaaaggcac gctcgggttg ccgccgatct
    52201 cggctcgtga ggccattccg ttaacggtat ttattagttg ctgccgcgag gctggaattg
    52261 acatccacca ggcgaacaag aaatggctcg aggagactat cggagcgcag ccatcaggcc
    52321 gggcgcgaac tctaaagcgg gcagcgaaat ttctcgatca gatgaggggt gtccgtcgtc
    52381 agggattttg ggacagatgg cgctctgatc taagagagga tgtggcccat ctgattggtc
    52441 tgattatgcg gcggatt
//
LOCUS       contig00002            60819 bp    DNA              UNK 01-JAN-1980
DEFINITION  .
ACCESSION   contig00002
VERSION     contig00002
KEYWORDS    .
SOURCE      .
  ORGANISM  .
            .
FEATURES             Location/Qualifiers
     CDS             417..1184
                     /locus_tag="BF6_01821"
                     /EC_number="1.1.1.390"
                     /inference="ab initio prediction:Prodigal:002006"
                     /inference="similar to AA sequence:UniProtKB:P0DOV5"
                     /codon_start=1
                     /transl_table=11
                     /product="Sulfoquinovose 1-dehydrogenase"
                     /translation="MDQPATFHDLNGASVYITGGGSGVGAALTDGFLAQGANVAFIGRS
                     DASGFVDEMHDKHGRAPLFMQGDMTDTELLHTTMKKAAEAHGPLNVLINNAANDKRHSL
                     EETTTEFWDWMIEVNLKAYYFACQEAARQMQGKGGAIVNFSSISYMMGNAGYPIYTTSN
                     AGITGMTRSLARELGPQNIRVNALAPGWVLTQKQLDMWATPEDLAAHLDRQCLKEHLTP
                     EDMIAPTLFLASNASRAMTGQCMAVDGGVVVTG"
     gene            417..1184
                     /locus_tag="BF6_01821"
     CDS             1246..2082
                     /gene="dgoK1_1"
                     /locus_tag="BF6_01820"
                     /EC_number="2.7.1.58"
                     /inference="ab initio prediction:Prodigal:002006"
                     /inference="similar to AA sequence:UniProtKB:Q92RN7"
                     /codon_start=1
                     /transl_table=11
                     /product="putative 2-dehydro-3-deoxygalactonokinase DgoK1"
                     /db_xref="COG:COG3734"
                     /translation="MQGETVLDQAYSDKGMARVDKSGFQPALFELIEGWLGSGPTDVVA
                     CGMVGARQGWVEAPYSAVPCEPTPVAPFRVPGTDSRIRAFVVPGLKQNAPPDVMRGEET
                     QIAGFLASHQNWDGVICLPGTHTKWVQVSAGEVVSFRTFMTGEMFDLLAGQSVLKHSVG
                     QGWDDAAFAEAAADTLSRPEQLAARLFGLRAADLLQGQDRGITRAQLSGFLIGAELAAT
                     RPYWLGQQLAIIGAKRLSDIYAKALQQQGAFVETANSTQCTLAGLLQARNLTRQTA"
     gene            1246..2082
                     /locus_tag="BF6_01820"
                     /gene="dgoK1_1"
     CDS             2079..2684
                     /gene="dgoA_1"
                     /locus_tag="BF6_01819"
                     /EC_number="4.1.2.21"
                     /inference="ab initio prediction:Prodigal:002006"
                     /inference="similar to AA sequence:UniProtKB:Q6BF16"
                     /codon_start=1
                     /transl_table=11
                     /product="2-dehydro-3-deoxy-6-phosphogalactonate aldolase"
                     /db_xref="COG:COG0800"
                     /translation="MSRPIIAILRGLRPSDAVATGQALIDAGIDNIEVPLNSPDPLESI
                     GILAEQFGDRALIGAGTVLTTDQVDAVAKVGGRLIVSPNCDAQVISHTHQLGLESWPGI
                     FTPTEAFTALKAGASGLKLFPGTLAGPAGLSALRAVLPKGTLVYAVGGAGPENFDQWIK
                     AGANGFGIGSALFKPDMTAAEVAGRAARIVAAYEEAAG"
     gene            2079..2684
                     /locus_tag="BF6_01819"
                     /gene="dgoA_1"
     CDS             2681..3541
                     /locus_tag="BF6_01818"
                     /EC_number="3.1.1.99"
                     /inference="ab initio prediction:Prodigal:002006"
                     /inference="similar to AA sequence:UniProtKB:P0DOV6"
                     /codon_start=1
                     /transl_table=11
                     /product="6-deoxy-6-sulfogluconolactonase"
                     /translation="MSVIYDDRPCELGEGPLWHPERRQLFWFDIVGKKLMTRKNGEPHS
                     WQFDEHVSAAGWVDSETLLIASETGLWRFGLMTKQKGLITPLEADNPITRSNDGRADPW
                     GGFWIGTMGKDAEPGAGAIYRYWQGELQQLVPDVTISNAICFAPDRTCAYCADTVRKQV
                     MRLPLNPETGWPEGESTVFLDHRVDGLNPDGAVVDADGNIWIAQWGASRVAAYTPAGRF
                     LTAIAFEAAHTSCPAFGGDDLTTLFCTTARDGLDAETLAKHPTNGMTFAAPGAGKGQAE
                     HRVLL"
     gene            2681..3541
                     /locus_tag="BF6_01818"
     CDS             3538..5448
                     /locus_tag="BF6_01817"
                     /EC_number="3.2.1.23"
                     /inference="ab initio prediction:Prodigal:002006"
                     /inference="similar to AA sequence:UniProtKB:O69315"
                     /codon_start=1
                     /transl_table=11
                     /product="Beta-galactosidase"
                     /translation="MKPELGVCYYPEHWPEEMWAEDAARMVETGLSWVRIGEFAWSRME
                     PAPGDLRLDWLDQAIEVLGAAGLKVVLGTPTATPPRWMLEKHLDMLAVDAQGQPRKFGS
                     RRHYCFSHRGYIAECERIARIMGERYGRNSHIAAWQIDNEYGCHETTVSYSQPALQAFR
                     RWLAEQYESIESLNTAWGNIFWSMEYDSFDQIDLPNLTVTEPNPAHVLAFRRFSSDQVA
                     VFNKAQVDVMRPLTDAPLLHNYMGRILDFDHFKLGAHLDIATWDSYPIGFLSDRLEADE
                     AHKTAFLQQGDPDMQAFHHDLYRAVGRGRWWVMEQQPGPVNWAPYNPAPLPGMVRLWSL
                     EAVAHGAEVVSYFRWRQAPFAQEQMHAGLLTPNNAPAPALAEARQTADDLAQLGTVTQT
                     QADVAILFDYASDWAWTTQPHGAGFSYFRLVFSAYRALRRAGLSVDILSSSETPEARYK
                     LILAPGLATLDGRVDQHPGDLTLYGPRSGAITHDFQIPETGRPGLTELNCEVELVETLP
                     PNTRREVVGGGAARHWIDRLSGNAPDLLTYADGTSALKGENGIWYLSGFPDEVLWDRVI
                     SMAAQEVGLTLKPLPAGLRQRETEQHIFLINYTTVPVSWNGFEIGACDVLILKKDAPEE
                     G"
     gene            3538..5448
                     /locus_tag="BF6_01817"
     CDS             complement(5485..6792)
                     /locus_tag="BF6_01816"
                     /inference="ab initio prediction:Prodigal:002006"
                     /codon_start=1
                     /transl_table=11
                     /product="hypothetical protein"
                     /translation="MNNSFLRISIWVYLVIFFLYLLGPLVIMSVTAFNSSVFPRMTPWE
                     CLTFQWFGELFQDQRILNGIKNSLIIGAGTVVLSVAMGLAGALMLTQIWPKLRATYYTV
                     IIAPILIPGVVLGISTLVFWDRINRMLGLGADSVLSNGIFLTVIGQSTFIASYCMLVLV
                     ARLQRYDIALTEAALDLGASHAQAFRKILLPFMRPAIASAAVLAFLASFENYNTTTFTF
                     GEYPTLTIELAQKVRYGITPSISALAFIIVALTVFFALLNEAKLKRQELVAAARKNATV
                     EELAGKIKLPSFFSGNTAAVLVVVFAVATITLIGTATAYNPAQCIADVREQKQLEAQQR
                     IEELRKQREEQRRQLEEERKQRFEGVFEPGDLQPGTTEEEAEPDTGTNNSGFGNVFAPN
                     TLGGDGEEGEPDPETPPASNGGFGGAFDPNSLQNDQ"
     gene            complement(5485..6792)
                     /locus_tag="BF6_01816"
     CDS             complement(6789..7709)
                     /gene="potB_1"
                     /locus_tag="BF6_01815"
                     /inference="ab initio prediction:Prodigal:002006"
                     /inference="similar to AA sequence:UniProtKB:P0AFK4"
                     /codon_start=1
                     /transl_table=11
                     /product="Spermidine/putrescine transport system permease
                     protein PotB"
                     /db_xref="COG:COG1176"
                     /translation="MPRFLKEFFNRNGTGMGLAILGLVLFWTVGLIILPQLSMLDFSFR
                     PNLPPPEIGGPKDVYTLENYKYLIYGPEGGSQDYNAVDLRVFFRTLLAAVCVTIFNLIL
                     CYPIAYYLGQSKGSHIRIFAIMLIIPYWINEILRAFALRIIFGETGVLNTLFMGLGIWD
                     TPFDFIRNDIALYAGLGYAYILLMIFPMYNVIESLDKNQIEAARDLGAPWWRIHWRVVI
                     PYAKPGISSGCTMVFMLSAGALAAPQILGGPSSLWFTQLIYQQFNDNNDWPQGAAYAIV
                     LLVTCILFVLAMMRLFKVNMGDIGK"
     gene            complement(6789..7709)
                     /locus_tag="BF6_01815"
                     /gene="potB_1"
     CDS             complement(7722..8834)
                     /gene="btuD_3"
                     /locus_tag="BF6_01814"
                     /EC_number="7.6.2.8"
                     /inference="ab initio prediction:Prodigal:002006"
                     /inference="protein motif:HAMAP:MF_01005"
                     /codon_start=1
                     /transl_table=11
                     /product="Vitamin B12 import ATP-binding protein BtuD"
                     /translation="MSAGVGVDLENLWIRFGDFVAVRDANVNINGGDFFSFLGPSGCGK
                     TTILRAVSGFLDPSEGRVLIGGNDMQGIGPNKRPTALIFQNLALFPLMKVWENITFSME
                     IKGASATERRKRADELLDMIALPGQGDKLPSELSGGQRQRVAIARALCAEPDVLLLDEP
                     LSALDLKLRQHMRTELREIQQRVGITFIYITHDQGEALTMSDNIAVMRAGVIDQIADGK
                     TIYNDPNTAFAASFVGENNVFRGKIKQVMGSEALIRTNRSGDLVARISTANQGKMKEGD
                     DAMLFIRPEALAIAPDGATGDHFVTARVNHEEFEGNVFNIFTEGEGGKEIKVSIPNHGQ
                     SFKDHTGQNITLEYETHNAVLVPAGELAAE"
     gene            complement(7722..8834)
                     /locus_tag="BF6_01814"
                     /gene="btuD_3"
     CDS             complement(8952..10076)
                     /locus_tag="BF6_01813"
                     /inference="ab initio prediction:Prodigal:002006"
                     /codon_start=1
                     /transl_table=11
                     /product="hypothetical protein"
                     /translation="MAERKTLSRRSVLKGAGAAALAAPLYSKSALASSGEINILMWSDY
                     LPPSFIQKFETLTGIKVNYTGIGSNEEIINKMKATKGQGFDIVSPTNNRSLQWEPLELL
                     QPFDMSKVPIDLVNPAMASIGTDAWNFGDSGVHWLPHIWGTEGIAYRTDLWLPEGDAPS
                     YGDVWSEENAGKTMGRAHSMMLGAGLYMERAGEMEPGSVWAAYGDEETMRKVWGQITDW
                     CIERKNRIKLIWNDADTQKNGLLNEGVVVGQTWDGPPLALKSAGEPVHYQAPIEGAMAW
                     VDGMSMPTGAANIDQVYAFIDFAYQAKPAGVAIDSHGYNSPVLGADQYSGDTYKKNFAE
                     AYPGDSLANLNPWPAEAPWYAETRTEFVNKFKSA"
     gene            complement(8952..10076)
                     /locus_tag="BF6_01813"
     CDS             complement(10225..12189)
                     /locus_tag="BF6_01812"
                     /EC_number="3.2.1.23"
                     /inference="ab initio prediction:Prodigal:002006"
                     /inference="similar to AA sequence:UniProtKB:O69315"
                     /codon_start=1
                     /transl_table=11
                     /product="Beta-galactosidase"
                     /translation="MSKLELGVCYYPEQWDRSLWHEDARLMVEMGLDWVRIAEFTWGLI
                     EPERDRFQWDWLDEVIELLGGAGLRVMMSTPTAAPPKWLIDEYPEILPVGPDGRVRGFG
                     SRKHYCFSSNVYLAESCRIATEYARRYGENPHVCAWQIDNEYNDHDTVLSYSDAARDGF
                     RRWLAERYGTIENLNRIWGTVFWASVYSSFDQIELPNGLVASPNPTHALDFARYSSDRV
                     RLFNRAQVDILRQYSPGRDITHNFMAGSFEFDHHAVAADLDIVGFDSYPLGNLLGSTLS
                     DEDKRRNLRTGAPDYQGFHCDLYRSQGKGRMWVLEQQPGPVDWAKKNPSPADGMVRLWT
                     WAAYAHGAQAVMFFRWRQARLAQEQFHTALLRSDGSLDQAALELAQVVQERDALPSTTR
                     QRAPVAILLDYASIWAADILPHDDAFPNAQIIREWYAGLRAQGVDLDFVGPEDDLTGYA
                     LIVLPQSMIVLPDLAKRLRDSLAKLLIGARAGSKTDDMHTPQNLAPGELADLAGVRILR
                     VESLPDLARESVRLEDGTQHEFTGWREIIETANKVTARFSSVYRDGSPAIVQSDRSMYL
                     AMIPRGPLLQAVLAEALRWADIPVTENYRDVRITRRGELWFAFNFSATAQVLPGSEDRQ
                     YLVGTSEIPPYGVSVWTEP"
     gene            complement(10225..12189)
                     /locus_tag="BF6_01812"
     CDS             complement(12186..13829)
                     /locus_tag="BF6_01811"
                     /inference="ab initio prediction:Prodigal:002006"
                     /codon_start=1
                     /transl_table=11
                     /product="hypothetical protein"
                     /translation="MSRLSSVRPSNLVLLAAAPFIIYLFATSSKYLRSLVAILGIGNDA
                     GPIFVGFLVILAVTVLGYLCARNARFPEAPGWLRFTALAALLAAVALAILGFAAPQVLM
                     PFAESVFFHALSENTSTLIDRSSQTWVLFPKVVDKVQAGLQIMLVIYAIVIAAILLSSY
                     LPDGLRGYVQLGFEILTGAVLFYLMFMAHWQFATGVAITFRAAIFAYIFAAILGLIWVG
                     LQSFKPKARTTVTYGCISLALLAISAFFFMQPQVKYELIGTLDARIAIVRGTPQAQADM
                     IRFGEFQEGENQQYRIRSAPDAATALEQIETVDSVSGAFVPVGTNTKGYPVIWQTSFLP
                     DKYRNPALAFAVFGFLLLTLTVGGAQHKLHPLAVGAEFFVDTIRGIPMLVIILYIGLPL
                     AGAVKDATGGGIDMTNMTRGIIAISVGYSAYMAEIFRSGIEAIPRGQIEAGGSLGLSRW
                     QTARLIILPQALRIVTPPLGNEFIAMIKDTSLLSILSVRDMTQRMREFQAASFLPFAPF
                     NTAAVLYVVITLGCASFLKWIERRTAREDR"
     gene            complement(12186..13829)
                     /locus_tag="BF6_01811"
     CDS             complement(13895..14644)
                     /gene="artJ"
                     /locus_tag="BF6_01810"
                     /inference="ab initio prediction:Prodigal:002006"
                     /inference="similar to AA sequence:UniProtKB:P30860"
                     /codon_start=1
                     /transl_table=11
                     /product="ABC transporter arginine-binding protein 1"
                     /db_xref="COG:COG0834"
                     /translation="MFKKLLAAAALTALATPAVFAADLEGRVLKIGTDATYPPMETVDE
                     STGEIVGFDVDVMNAICEKVNCVPNFVNTAWDGIFAGLQQGEFDLVISGVSITPEREES
                     MDFSEPYIVVSQAILLQVDNGDMTLDDFKAGGQKLAAQTGTTNAQLAEELVGRENVSLY
                     DNFSAAILALQNADVQGVIIDGTSAAAYEQEFAGELTVGITGLKSDPLGIVFQEGDATV
                     DAINEGLAAIKTDGTLDALIGKYWGTE"
     gene            complement(13895..14644)
                     /locus_tag="BF6_01810"
                     /gene="artJ"
     CDS             complement(14667..15713)
                     /gene="cytR_2"
                     /locus_tag="BF6_01809"
                     /inference="ab initio prediction:Prodigal:002006"
                     /inference="similar to AA sequence:UniProtKB:P0ACN7"
                     /codon_start=1
                     /transl_table=11
                     /product="HTH-type transcriptional repressor CytR"
                     /db_xref="COG:COG1609"
                     /translation="MARATIKSIAKETGYSVGTVSNALRGAASVREKTRQEIELAATRL
                     GYRVNMDGLKLRTNKSYRVAVLVSVSPDAADEWEGVEFTRILAGISAALQGSRYEMSVF
                     NVADIPDAMTVLARVVQDGLADGVIFSGTLRGDPRIAYLQQNAFPFVTMGMSDSKTPHA
                     YVDFDSQVAAFDATTRLVQLGHRRIALVNPPAELIYASQRQAGYEQALTNGGIAPDKAL
                     VFNGPTTARTGQHSFDALMRLSNRPTACICANEAMTLGVLSAAHAAGIRVGRDLVVIST
                     DDLQLSRYFVPPPSTYYVPIEETSRLLGEYMLRALDGADPSETQKKIRATLIKRQPDTP
                     TPKTASVK"
     gene            complement(14667..15713)
                     /locus_tag="BF6_01809"
                     /gene="cytR_2"
     CDS             complement(15713..16465)
                     /locus_tag="BF6_01808"
                     /inference="ab initio prediction:Prodigal:002006"
                     /codon_start=1
                     /transl_table=11
                     /product="hypothetical protein"
                     /translation="MRIAAQLYTVRQVGDLASQLNLVGACGFTDIETIGFHDLAPRDMV
                     RQVVRSGLTVRSAHFDWEEFETRFDEILDLLSLLKCQVAVMPWLSPEARPDTSEGWMDV
                     SGRLADWATRLVAHGACLAYHNHDFDLTGRPGETPLDLILSHENLYWQPDIGWLAVSQQ
                     DPAILLQRYSDRIVSVHAKDAEPSAGQGDERWRNPGQGVVDWPRVLRILASSPCSDLFV
                     EHDETLNHAETLRTGRTFLMRQLAAEVG"
     gene            complement(15713..16465)
                     /locus_tag="BF6_01808"
     CDS             16721..18751
                     /gene="glk"
                     /locus_tag="BF6_01807"
                     /EC_number="2.7.1.2"
                     /inference="ab initio prediction:Prodigal:002006"
                     /inference="protein motif:HAMAP:MF_00524"
                     /codon_start=1
                     /transl_table=11
                     /product="Glucokinase"
                     /translation="MPEVKLIGGTPTGPAQQVLIMQNTRADFPKDFLFGFATSGGYKKS
                     EPQALDPVLKAGFDCYRFSIIWAHVLPDGQGSVKQAGLDDYDRLIDTLLEHGIRPCATL
                     CGKELPLALADLGGWRNRDSTGWLADYTETVMSRIGDRMFSVAPIDAPAFLGDLYLDTT
                     GSCDARTAARRMHHMLLAHGRSIEAMRGLGMTNLGVEIPLASTKNRCQTFDLLSGIFNN
                     AYPKSTLTDLEQYLPEGWQSDFDTISTPIDWCGLNCDAYGQIDPLALTRIQKKYTKDLP
                     IYLIETGSSERQQGSSGIFQHLQTVQNALEQSLPVKGCFFRTTSTDVHTLRPTLEGGAV
                     SLPLAQPTGVMHEHWNLVADIGGTNTRLGVISDGKLTDLRKYPTGALPELLEAFHSLRD
                     EIGTDPRAVVAAGAGPVKDGTIRLTNANLDLSESDIGRATGAQHTFVINDFTAAAWSVA
                     EVTGDDVEVLQGATTPPPGTRLVVGSGTGLGVGALLFSEGRYHTASGEGGHIGLSPRHV
                     DEVEIFRAARQIAPDCFFDDTLVLEAEMFLSGTGLPILYQAAGMAAGQADTPVRSARDI
                     LDDARAQTDSIAVRTADMFTAHLGAVMGDLAVVLMPTGGIFLVGGVAKKNRWLFQQAFR
                     DAFNAGGRFSDLRRTFNLYVSEQDEFGIVGANNFCKSALAR"
     gene            16721..18751
                     /locus_tag="BF6_01807"
                     /gene="glk"
     CDS             18790..19716
                     /gene="scrK"
                     /locus_tag="BF6_01806"
                     /EC_number="2.7.1.4"
                     /inference="ab initio prediction:Prodigal:002006"
                     /inference="similar to AA sequence:UniProtKB:P26420"
                     /codon_start=1
                     /transl_table=11
                     /product="Fructokinase"
                     /db_xref="COG:COG0524"
                     /translation="MILCCGEALIDMIPTLTASGDEGFVPHSGGAVFNTAVALGRLGAP
                     AGLLTGLSSDMFGQQLASALQASHVDDNHVIRSDRPTTMAFVQLKDGHATYSFIDENSA
                     GRMLLPEDMPNQLPAVSALYFGGISLACEPCADAYAALLDKHGADRAVMIDPNIRPDFI
                     KDQTRYRTRLNRMIAQADIVKVSDEDLDWIVPGPESIAEKVPLLLQAGPAVVIVTRGSD
                     GASGYLADGSEISVPVPPVEVVDTVGAGDTFNAGVLAELERAGHLNKLALHALTPDQLR
                     AALLKGAKVAAVTVSRPGANPPWVHEL"
     gene            18790..19716
                     /locus_tag="BF6_01806"
                     /gene="scrK"
     CDS             19733..20404
                     /locus_tag="BF6_01805"
                     /inference="ab initio prediction:Prodigal:002006"
                     /codon_start=1
                     /transl_table=11
                     /product="hypothetical protein"
                     /translation="MKRSDINAIKTEAEAFIRSFGAVLPPFANWPPEQMRSDKAAGIRE
                     RGLGWDITDYGQGRFDELGLFLFTLRNGEVGDLNNGRGMLYAEKLLVSRDKQLSPMHRH
                     IIKAEDIINRGGGDLVMEIYASDAEGGIDRDNPVIVPSDGCPVTIKPGELLRLKPGESV
                     TLMPGIWHAFWAEKGDCLIGEVSTVNDDRTDNVFEDPIPRFATIEEDAAPDFLLVADYY
                     S"
     gene            19733..20404
                     /locus_tag="BF6_01805"
     CDS             20519..20776
                     /locus_tag="BF6_01804"
                     /inference="ab initio prediction:Prodigal:002006"
                     /codon_start=1
                     /transl_table=11
                     /product="hypothetical protein"
                     /translation="MVTKAELEAQVADLRRQLDEQKAASQQAPEPEPHDTVADRIAENF
                     DNWSGQLEEALTELEDLPQKRPILFALGIFTLGYLLGRSR"
     gene            20519..20776
                     /locus_tag="BF6_01804"
     CDS             20787..21260
                     /locus_tag="BF6_01803"
                     /inference="ab initio prediction:Prodigal:002006"
                     /codon_start=1
                     /transl_table=11
                     /product="hypothetical protein"
                     /translation="MSRISRNISIILRAERLIAQRHVAVAARRTGFYAAAGLAVGLAVI
                     MMNVAGFFWLSAILSKPLAALIMAGANLLLALILALVANTQNAQADTTAAVELRDMALQ
                     DIETEIKDTLSEARGTVAGLRRDPLGALTPDVISTILGMLVRYARRRKNKPDQ"
     gene            20787..21260
                     /locus_tag="BF6_01803"
     CDS             complement(21266..22435)
                     /gene="ackA"
                     /locus_tag="BF6_01802"
                     /EC_number="2.7.2.1"
                     /inference="ab initio prediction:Prodigal:002006"
                     /inference="similar to AA sequence:UniProtKB:P37877"
                     /codon_start=1
                     /transl_table=11
                     /product="Acetate kinase"
                     /db_xref="COG:COG0282"
                     /translation="MADHVLALNAGSSSLKFGLYELGEGNRPRMRWHGQIERLGDAPRL
                     LAESSGGRSVDQPLTDAKGHDGAIQAFLDMAQEYLPDIHIRAIGHRVVHGGTVYSEPVQ
                     IDEKVVETLAEFVPFAPLHQPYSLAGIQAASAAFPDTVQVACFDTAFHRTHPWVNDTFA
                     LPQSYYDKGVRRYGFHGLSYDYITQKLKEIAPSLYDGRVVIAHLGNGASMCAVSGGRAL
                     ASTMGFSALDGLPMGTRSGQLDPGVVLYMMQQEGMSADEIAEMLYRKSGLLGLSGMSSD
                     MRTLLAAETPEARRAIDYYVFRIRRELGALSAALEGLDALVFTGGIGENAAQIRQRVCE
                     GMRWIGIEMDPNRNADGGTVLSTDFSRVRILTIPTNEEMVIARAAARMM"
     gene            complement(21266..22435)
                     /locus_tag="BF6_01802"
                     /gene="ackA"
     CDS             complement(22428..23822)
                     /locus_tag="BF6_01801"
                     /inference="ab initio prediction:Prodigal:002006"
                     /codon_start=1
                     /transl_table=11
                     /product="hypothetical protein"
                     /translation="MKIEENRTYAQVEVGDEAQVTRLCTIDDLYAFASASGDHNPLHLA
                     GYDGDGDGRPEAVAPALWPAGLIAAVLGNILPGAGTQTRWANLSFHLPVVAGDEVTAFV
                     TVTEKREDGDLLCAAEVRRVGDNALVLSGEVQVTPPAKHMTFDSVEVPGLIVQRHRHFD
                     ALIAQAEPMDPMPTAVVAPEEPNSLGGALLGKAKGIITPILLGDPDKIAAAAAELGASL
                     SGIEIIEANSHEIAAHRAVDLVVEGKAQTLMKGHLHTDVLLRAVLRRDRGLRTGRRLSH
                     VFVMDVPGMSRPIMVTDAAVNIAPDLETKADIVQNAIHLAHSIGIETPKVGVLSAVETI
                     NPHMPSSVDAALLSKMAERGQITGGLVDGPLAMDNAIDLNAARTKGITSEVAGAADILV
                     APNIEAGNMVAKQLTYISHAEAAGIVVGAAVPIILTSRADDDASRLASCAVAALHARTN
                     KGKIHG"
     gene            complement(22428..23822)
                     /locus_tag="BF6_01801"
     CDS             complement(23819..26242)
                     /locus_tag="BF6_01800"
                     /inference="ab initio prediction:Prodigal:002006"
                     /codon_start=1
                     /transl_table=11
                     /product="hypothetical protein"
                     /translation="MFSNVQKTSLKLGSEMAQDAAAVQDRTFDIVTRALDQSGVQWHLL
                     AKSVRLQSTKIAETHSERTRDLIQGFADVSQHLVGSQSVAKDWAAYLKDASQRVVLTMD
                     ALRERGDVFLEHEAAGCPPVLVYDYEIIVDGKSLKRACNYQLLRILPPKGVTVVDTKRP
                     YIIIDPRAGHGGGIGGFKPDSQVGVALSKGHPVYFVSFGRDPVPGQTLADIMHTEAGFV
                     RTVRARHPDSPQPVVTGNCQGGWATLLMAACNPDLTGPLILNGAPVAPWSGEVGENPMR
                     YNAGVLGGTWQPMLWSDLGAGTFDGANLVMNFEQLNPSRNYFGKYFDLYRDPEAGWKRF
                     IDFERWWGGYFTLNEAEIHWIVEQLFVGNRLVKNTAQLEPGVPVDIKEIKGPIFVFASQ
                     GDNITPPQQALNWIAATYADEEEIRLRGQRIIYMLHDEVGHLGIFVSSKVARKEHTELA
                     STLETVEAMAPGLYEMVIENIEGEGQDKRFEVRFYDRTLEDVAALDDGQEDEASFAAVA
                     HMSEVQANVYETFGRPAVRSLSMPMGAKALRELHPLRVQRAAMSSANPVMKGVEHLADT
                     VREQREPAAPDNPFLELEKLTADWIEQVMDLNRDLRDAWYEAAFFTLWGGPLATWFGKK
                     YAAHRTLPDPESLRSLPQVEAALAHMKQGGLPEAVIRLLILLGASNQSFRAEILHRWAH
                     VFRNEAPFKNLTVEQRQRMLHEQTVIVTFDEQGAMDSLPDLLPRASERKQAVDLIKRVL
                     GDIPDPSPELVGMAQALYETLDLAEVEKKSDATTKPAPKSRARKAAAVNKAKQQ"
     gene            complement(23819..26242)
                     /locus_tag="BF6_01800"
     CDS             26574..27194
                     /gene="napF_2"
                     /locus_tag="BF6_01799"
                     /inference="ab initio prediction:Prodigal:002006"
                     /inference="protein motif:HAMAP:MF_02201"
                     /codon_start=1
                     /transl_table=11
                     /product="Ferredoxin-type protein NapF"
                     /translation="MKNKALVYDLDQNSSPLETLLRYRRKRIKREQSSRMSQMTSRRAF
                     LSASMFREDSNTVRPPGSAAPGFVDQCSKCGDCAEACPENVIAIGQDGFPVFQPGGDPC
                     TFCGDCAKACPTDALQIERLADWSWRAAIQDASCLSMNGVSCRICQDNCEQNAIRFRLQ
                     LGGRAEPALDAETCNGCGACVALCPVDAVAFERRPITQTETVQ"
     gene            26574..27194
                     /locus_tag="BF6_01799"
                     /gene="napF_2"
     CDS             27191..27484
                     /gene="napD"
                     /locus_tag="BF6_01798"
                     /inference="ab initio prediction:Prodigal:002006"
                     /inference="protein motif:HAMAP:MF_02200"
                     /codon_start=1
                     /transl_table=11
                     /product="Chaperone NapD"
                     /translation="MNICGCLAHVAQEQTDAAAQTMRDTPGVEVHAQAEDGRFVIVVED
                     TPDRLASEIIMDLHQIPGVISLTLTYHHFEDLAESAPHPEAPSQTTSRRLTL"
     gene            27191..27484
                     /locus_tag="BF6_01798"
                     /gene="napD"
     CDS             27481..29973
                     /gene="napA_2"
                     /locus_tag="BF6_01797"
                     /EC_number="1.9.6.1"
                     /inference="ab initio prediction:Prodigal:002006"
                     /inference="similar to AA sequence:UniProtKB:P33937"
                     /codon_start=1
                     /transl_table=11
                     /product="Periplasmic nitrate reductase"
                     /db_xref="COG:COG0243"
                     /translation="MTTSESRRTFLKASAAAATASAAGIPLATGQANAQTGAPDIRWDK
                     AACRFCGTGCSVLVGTKDGRVVATQGDPDAPVNRGLNCIKGYFLSKIMYGKDRLTTPLL
                     RKSNGVYDKNGEFEPVSWDEAFDVMAAKWKEALAKKGPTSVGMFGSGQWTVWEGYAAAK
                     MMKAGFRSNNIDPNARHCMASAVVGFIRTFGIDEPMGCYDDLEHADTFVLWGSNMAEMH
                     PILWSRLTDTRLTKPGCEVHVLSTFEHRSFELADNGMVFNPQTDLAILNYIANYIIQTG
                     AVNEEFVNNHVNITKTATDIGYGLRDSHPLQQEAANPNVGKMEPISFEEYAEAVAPYTL
                     EYTAELSGVPADRLEKLAKQYADPNRKVMSLWTMGFNQHTRGSWVNSLMYNVHLLVGKI
                     SEPGNSPFSLTGQPSACGTAREVGTFAHRLPADMVVMNDKHREICETAWNVPAGTIPAK
                     PGFHAVLQHRKLKDGDLNAYWVQCTNNMQAAPNINEEGYPGYRNPENFIAVSDPYPTVT
                     AVSADLILPTAMWVEKEGAYGNAERRTQFWRQQVKAPGEAKSDLWQVMEFSKRFTVEEV
                     WGEELLATMPEHRGKTMYEVLFANGAIDKYPLSETAEGFDNDESEHFGYYVQKGLFEEY
                     AEFGRGHAHDLAPFETYHEARGLRWPVVDGKETLYRFREGYDPYVPEGAGVKFYGKKDG
                     KANIIFAPYEPAAEEPDEEFDLWLCTGRVLEHWHSGSMTRRVPELHRAYPNAVVYMHPQ
                     DAKDRGLRRGQEIVLSTRRGEVTSRVETRGRNKAPRGLVFMPWFDEHQLTNKLTLDATC
                     PLSKETDFKKCACKVERA"
     gene            27481..29973
                     /locus_tag="BF6_01797"
                     /gene="napA_2"
     CDS             30001..30819
                     /gene="napG"
                     /locus_tag="BF6_01796"
                     /inference="ab initio prediction:Prodigal:002006"
                     /inference="similar to AA sequence:UniProtKB:P0AAL3"
                     /codon_start=1
                     /transl_table=11
                     /product="Ferredoxin-type protein NapG"
                     /db_xref="COG:COG1145"
                     /translation="MSLTGTPLSPQRRRFLQDSARAAGGCVVAGSLLAWLARDARALPA
                     EALRPPGALAEQEFLSACIRCGLCVRDCPYDTLKLAELGADAVATGTPYFTARDVPCEM
                     CDDIPCVAACPTGALDPGLDNIDDAEMGVAVLVDQENCLNFLGLRCDVCYRVCPVIDEA
                     ITLETAHNDRSGHHAMFIPTVHADRCTGCGMCEKSCVLPEAAIKVLPTRLARGSSADHY
                     RKGWEEKETHGGPLVDGLIDLPDRLPGPGTDNLATPGGFAPTYDLPGVGQ"
     gene            30001..30819
                     /locus_tag="BF6_01796"
                     /gene="napG"
     CDS             30816..31733
                     /gene="napH"
                     /locus_tag="BF6_01795"
                     /inference="ab initio prediction:Prodigal:002006"
                     /inference="similar to AA sequence:UniProtKB:P33934"
                     /codon_start=1
                     /transl_table=11
                     /product="Ferredoxin-type protein NapH"
                     /db_xref="COG:COG0348"
                     /translation="MSARTHLPVGQEAKATKGWIGAHRYLLLRRTSQLFFLALFLLGPW
                     FGIWVVQGTLAGSLTLGVLPLTDPLVLLQSIVAGHWPELTALIGGVIVLVAYALIGGRV
                     YCSWVCPINPVTDAANWLHRRLDLPKGWQPKRNTRLWILATVLIVSGLTGVIAWELVNP
                     ITMLHRGLIFGAGFVWALIAAIFVFDLVVARHGWCGHICPVGAFYGLIGSKSLLRVSAA
                     NRTACDDCMDCYAVCPENQIISPALKGKPSTTPLILSPDCTNCGRCIDVCAVDVFKFTH
                     RFDDHVVAPSDPVPAPEPREARPI"
     gene            30816..31733
                     /locus_tag="BF6_01795"
                     /gene="napH"
     CDS             31746..32183
                     /gene="napB"
                     /locus_tag="BF6_01794"
                     /inference="ab initio prediction:Prodigal:002006"
                     /inference="similar to AA sequence:UniProtKB:P0ABL3"
                     /codon_start=1
                     /transl_table=11
                     /product="Periplasmic nitrate reductase, electron transfer
                     subunit"
                     /db_xref="COG:COG3043"
                     /translation="MKKSIVTGGITLIPVLLLSGFALAQSAQVETLRGAEVDEPIPLHQ
                     IHKDVEGRMQRNYRQQPPLIPHSVEQYQIDVRTNQCLSCHDWTKAGDRNAPTLSMTHYL
                     DRDGNELDQVAGTRYFCNQCHVPQADAPALVDNVFEPSSGN"
     gene            31746..32183
                     /locus_tag="BF6_01794"
                     /gene="napB"
     CDS             32213..32914
                     /gene="napC"
                     /locus_tag="BF6_01793"
                     /inference="ab initio prediction:Prodigal:002006"
                     /inference="similar to AA sequence:UniProtKB:P0ABL5"
                     /codon_start=1
                     /transl_table=11
                     /product="Cytochrome c-type protein NapC"
                     /db_xref="COG:COG3005"
                     /translation="MADSPEKRGWIGRIWNAIWTPAVMFSSGFLILAGFLAGILFWGGF
                     HWTLELTNTEEFCTSCHTMETNLGEYRETIHYNNHSGVRAICSDCHVPHEWNHKIKAKI
                     MAVKDVYHELAGTISTPEKYEEHRLSMASAVWKKMKASDSRECRNCHNFDYMDFTIQET
                     RAASEHQRAIDNNMTCIDCHQGIAHTLPPNYLETYQQITEELAGAPSGKLQHQVADGSA
                     EIRSFLTNQAE"
     gene            32213..32914
                     /locus_tag="BF6_01793"
                     /gene="napC"
     CDS             32927..33184
                     /locus_tag="BF6_01792"
                     /inference="ab initio prediction:Prodigal:002006"
                     /codon_start=1
                     /transl_table=11
                     /product="hypothetical protein"
                     /translation="MLELLGTIGANIISLPGILGLALGMMTRRVWLGGLMGGAVGVMET
                     LVFAHWNFANVETIELLIAVVVGLCAGSLGSAIRIKGTTA"
     gene            32927..33184
                     /locus_tag="BF6_01792"
     CDS             complement(33252..34286)
                     /gene="curA"
                     /locus_tag="BF6_01791"
                     /EC_number="1.3.1.-"
                     /inference="ab initio prediction:Prodigal:002006"
                     /inference="similar to AA sequence:UniProtKB:P76113"
                     /codon_start=1
                     /transl_table=11
                     /product="NADPH-dependent curcumin reductase"
                     /db_xref="COG:COG2130"
                     /translation="MAQSPDVNRQIVLNERPSGQPDENTLRMATTEVPSPGPNEMLVRT
                     VYLSLDPYMRGRMNDAKSYAEPVAIGGVMTAQVVGQVVISKLDGFEAGDYVLSGSGWQD
                     YAISDGTEVMNLGKSPQNPSWALGILGMPGYTAYAGLLKIGEPKPGETVVVAAAAGPVG
                     ATVGQIAKLKGCRVVGVAGGAEKCAHVVENLGFDACVDHKAPDFAEQLQQTCPDGIDVY
                     FENVGGKVLYGVLPLLNPFARVPVCGVVAWYNLPGLPDGPDMGPAIMGTLLRMKVKMQG
                     FIIFDSFTRAVYEEFRRDMTSWIADGSIQYKEHMVDGLENAPDALNQLLSGGNFGKMVV
                     NVGA"
     gene            complement(33252..34286)
                     /locus_tag="BF6_01791"
                     /gene="curA"
     CDS             complement(34387..35361)
                     /gene="cdhR_5"
                     /locus_tag="BF6_01790"
                     /inference="ab initio prediction:Prodigal:002006"
                     /inference="similar to AA sequence:UniProtKB:Q9HTH5"
                     /codon_start=1
                     /transl_table=11
                     /product="HTH-type transcriptional regulator CdhR"
                     /db_xref="COG:COG4977"
                     /translation="MRFYAACRLSPELCRVGKNLTRQYNILLFDGFSNHCLANMVEPLR
                     AANTLARQRLYAWHFCSIDRRPVESSSGLAVTPNGALSDQRGDVLVVMPSYGFLKLETR
                     DTIRAVLSAAGKHKQLAGLDTGSWLLARAGLLNDHRATIHWDELARFEETFPAVNAVQE
                     RYVIDGNRLTCSGAMAAFDLASALIRRDHGPLLSMEVAHLLMSRGGADHYTLPLKSEDT
                     LVNRALTLMQANLETPLTIKDIARKSGCSQKRLEGRIQAELKTTPQALYRRLRLNLARK
                     LAEETEQSIAEIAGRCGYENASAMTRAFKAEFGQTPTAFRSGG"
     gene            complement(34387..35361)
                     /locus_tag="BF6_01790"
                     /gene="cdhR_5"
     CDS             35403..36563
                     /gene="acrC_2"
                     /locus_tag="BF6_01789"
                     /EC_number="1.3.1.95"
                     /inference="ab initio prediction:Prodigal:002006"
                     /inference="similar to AA sequence:UniProtKB:G3KIM8"
                     /codon_start=1
                     /transl_table=11
                     /product="Acryloyl-CoA reductase (NADH)"
                     /translation="MQFGLSEEQEMIVSTVRSFVENEIYPHEAEVERTGHVPHELGEQI
                     KQKCIDLGFYACNFPEEVGGAGLSHLDFTLVERELGRGSMALTHFFGRPQNILMACNDE
                     QRERYLLPAVRGEKMDALAMTEPDAGSDVRGMKCQAVRDGGDWVVNGSKHFISGAEHAD
                     FFIVFIATGVDETPKGPKKRITTFLVDRGTPGFEVREGYNSVSHKGYKNYILYFDNCRL
                     PDAQVLGEVDGGFAVMNEWLYATRLTVAAFSVGRARRCFDYALHYAAERKQFGQPIGKF
                     QGIGFQIADMITEIDAADWLTLAAAWRLDQNLPSNREIASAKLYASETLARVTDTTLQI
                     YGGMGLMDDFPIERFWRDARVERIWDGTSEIQRHIISRDLLRPLGA"
     gene            35403..36563
                     /locus_tag="BF6_01789"
                     /gene="acrC_2"
     CDS             36667..38682
                     /gene="FCS1"
                     /locus_tag="BF6_01788"
                     /EC_number="6.2.1.34"
                     /inference="ab initio prediction:Prodigal:002006"
                     /inference="similar to AA sequence:UniProtKB:A0A2P1BT06"
                     /codon_start=1
                     /transl_table=11
                     /product="Trans-feruloyl-CoA synthase FCS1"
                     /translation="MNKDLTRLLRPKTIAVVGGGAWCQQVILQSERMGYAGQIWPVHPK
                     ATEIAGHSVYGHLEDLPEAPDAVFIGINRQATIEAVHILSSMGAGGAVCFASGFSEAVA
                     EDDTGGDLQDQLIAAAGDMPILGPNCYGFINALDGALLWPDQHGATPVDKGVAILTQSS
                     NISINLTMQKRGLPIAYMVTCGNMAQTSQAEIASALIDDPRVTAVGLHIEGFKDIREWE
                     ALAAKAHGKGIPLVALKVGASEQAQAATVSHTASLAGSDAGAQALLERLGIPRLSALPD
                     FLETLKLLHCYGPLPGGNIASISCSGGEASLIADMAVGTGLTFPRLTDDKKARLRDALG
                     PMVALNNPLDYHTYIWRDEEAMAKAWSGMTGDDIDLTFSIVDYPTTDATDWTCASRAAL
                     KVRADTGARFAIAATLPELLPEDLAQELTAGGVVPFMGLREALAATRAAAQVAAPSTHP
                     VWLPGTAEANRTLTEGESKQALADCGLRIPQNRTVRSPEEAQTAAQEMDAPFAVKGVGL
                     AHKSEHSAVRLGVQADDVANVAADIGTNEILVEEMITGTVAELLVGVVRDPAHGFVLTL
                     GAGGVLTEVLRDTASLLVPSIPDDIRTALGKLKIAPLLAGYRGQPAADMDAIITAVEAV
                     QAYVMQNADTLGEVEINPLLCTPDKAVAVDALIRKA"
     gene            36667..38682
                     /locus_tag="BF6_01788"
                     /gene="FCS1"
     CDS             38686..39465
                     /gene="caiD_2"
                     /locus_tag="BF6_01787"
                     /EC_number="4.2.1.149"
                     /inference="ab initio prediction:Prodigal:002006"
                     /inference="similar to AA sequence:UniProtKB:Q8GB17"
                     /codon_start=1
                     /transl_table=11
                     /product="Carnitinyl-CoA dehydratase"
                     /translation="MDPIKTRRKGAILEVTLDRPKANAIDLVTSRRMGEVFAEFRDDPD
                     LRVAILTGAGEKFFCPGWDLKAAADGDAVDGDYGVGGFGGLQELRDLNKPVIAAVNGIA
                     CGGGLELAISADMILAAEHATFALPEIRSGTVADAASVKLPKRIPYHIAMELLLTGRWF
                     DAEEANHWGLVNEIVAADQLMDRAWELARLLASGPPLVYAAIKEVVRDAEDSKFQDAMN
                     RITKRQLRTVDVLYASDDQLEGARAFAEKRDPVWKGK"
     gene            38686..39465
                     /locus_tag="BF6_01787"
                     /gene="caiD_2"
     CDS             complement(39470..40711)
                     /gene="caiA"
                     /locus_tag="BF6_01786"
                     /EC_number="1.3.8.13"
                     /inference="ab initio prediction:Prodigal:002006"
                     /inference="protein motif:HAMAP:MF_01052"
                     /codon_start=1
                     /transl_table=11
                     /product="Crotonobetainyl-CoA reductase"
                     /translation="MDFAPSPRAVEFRDQLKRFMEAHIYPRIRDHKEEIEAGDFPVSFM
                     EDLKALAQAEGLWNLFLPSLRDDEPGTRLTNLEYAPLAELMGQVTWSSEVFNCSAPDTG
                     NMELLHMFATPEQREEWLVPLLNGEIRSSFAMTEPDVASSDATNITTSIRREGDEYVIN
                     GRKWFITNACHPNTRMFIVMGKTDPNADRHKQQSMVIVPKDTPGLEIVRNPTILNMHDP
                     EGHAELVFKDVRVPASNLLGEEGSGFALAQARLGPGRIHHCMRSVGAAEMALSLMVERA
                     QERKTFGKQLSEQGVIREWIAKSRLEIDQARLLTLQAAWKIDQVGAKAARREISLIKVV
                     APNVHATVTDRAMQVFGAMGMTPDTPLADSFTWARALRYADGPDEVHLQAIAKQELKES
                     NFGMSAQWLTPPKR"
     gene            complement(39470..40711)
                     /locus_tag="BF6_01786"
                     /gene="caiA"
     CDS             40922..41530
                     /gene="mcbR_1"
                     /locus_tag="BF6_01785"
                     /inference="ab initio prediction:Prodigal:002006"
                     /inference="similar to AA sequence:UniProtKB:P76114"
                     /codon_start=1
                     /transl_table=11
                     /product="HTH-type transcriptional regulator McbR"
                     /db_xref="COG:COG1802"
                     /translation="MSDQQIKKSDDIADKLSTRIVQGALKPGEKLRQDLIAREFGVSQV
                     TVREALLNLASKGLTVAVPRRGMCVAPMDQNAIQELRVMRRALEPVALLHSVPNLTTNQ
                     IAQIEQVHEECDSATTADDWEDANQRFHMAVIAACNMPRMIAEIRNLQVLYTWHFNNLH
                     TAKWRQRSDPDHAAILAAIKDRDAAKAHSVMQRHLTRLA"
     gene            40922..41530
                     /locus_tag="BF6_01785"
                     /gene="mcbR_1"
     CDS             complement(41537..42295)
                     /gene="tam_1"
                     /locus_tag="BF6_01784"
                     /EC_number="2.1.1.144"
                     /inference="ab initio prediction:Prodigal:002006"
                     /inference="protein motif:HAMAP:MF_00560"
                     /codon_start=1
                     /transl_table=11
                     /product="Trans-aconitate 2-methyltransferase"
                     /translation="MNAQLTERVQRSFSRSFLTYHDSAGQQAKIADRLAQDLRDGGAPQ
                     YFPSALEFGCGTGHLTQRLCEHFAFDTLTVNDLSPEANETAATFAAEFLCGDAETVAWP
                     AQPNLIASASMIQWLPNPTLFLRRAATALAPGGWLAISGFGPQQYRELVQVGSAAKAPG
                     LCTPGTLIAAVEGILDVVSAGEVERQMQFSSPRKVLEHLRRTGVNGRAQKTWTKSSLMA
                     FTNDYVRQFEGEFGVSLTYHPTWIIARKPD"
     gene            complement(41537..42295)
                     /locus_tag="BF6_01784"
                     /gene="tam_1"
     CDS             complement(42292..42912)
                     /locus_tag="BF6_01783"
                     /inference="ab initio prediction:Prodigal:002006"
                     /inference="similar to AA sequence:UniProtKB:P44251"
                     /codon_start=1
                     /transl_table=11
                     /product="hypothetical protein"
                     /db_xref="COG:COG2830"
                     /translation="MKQQWLSRSGTQEVLLIFGGWALGPGLFQNLSTDADVLFVDDYAR
                     LDSPLNELAQYDWVTLIAFSFGVASAVHWLTQAGLQPDRSVAVSGTLSPADTENGIAPD
                     MIRATADQLNTASFAKFCRRAGLKSPAPEIDIVTAQAELYAVIKRGNAPDHRFDRIWIP
                     QRDRIIPTGAQHAAWAGQQDVVRTVSAPHVPFAAGQSWKEWIA"
     gene            complement(42292..42912)
                     /locus_tag="BF6_01783"
     CDS             complement(42909..44195)
                     /gene="bioA_1"
                     /locus_tag="BF6_01782"
                     /EC_number="2.6.1.62"
                     /inference="ab initio prediction:Prodigal:002006"
                     /inference="similar to AA sequence:UniProtKB:P12995"
                     /codon_start=1
                     /transl_table=11
                     /product="Adenosylmethionine-8-amino-7-oxononanoate
                     aminotransferase"
                     /db_xref="COG:COG0161"
                     /translation="MTPLEFDARHLWHPYTNVLKPGPMHLITGAEGVWLTAEDGTQMID
                     AMSSWWCAVHGHRHPAIIGAMQAQLDQMPHVMFGGLTHSPAIELGRRLIELLPDGLDRI
                     FYSDSGSVAIEVALKMAVQYQMAQDRKGRTQFATIRGGYHGDTWKAMSVCDPVNGMHGL
                     FAGALSVQHFLPRPQIAFGQDWSEDGDLNGLNALEDLLETKADQIAGLILEPVVQGAGG
                     MYFYHPTWLQRAHELCKAHDVLVIFDEIATGFGRTGELFALHHAGVVPDILCLGKALTG
                     GHITLAATVTTETVARRIGESEASVMMHGPTYMANPLACAAAVASLEQLSIRDWRSEVA
                     GIADQMEHELAPACGLPGVSDVRVLGAIGVIEMEGWVDPSLAHGLAPETGVWLRPFARN
                     IYCMPPFIISPDELSRVTSAMVSLAKGAS"
     gene            complement(42909..44195)
                     /locus_tag="BF6_01782"
                     /gene="bioA_1"
     CDS             complement(44192..44812)
                     /gene="bioD1"
                     /locus_tag="BF6_01781"
                     /EC_number="6.3.3.3"
                     /inference="ab initio prediction:Prodigal:002006"
                     /inference="similar to AA sequence:UniProtKB:P13000"
                     /codon_start=1
                     /transl_table=11
                     /product="ATP-dependent dethiobiotin synthetase BioD 1"
                     /db_xref="COG:COG0132"
                     /translation="MSTVIVVGTDTGIGKTVFAAGLTATLGARYWKPVQSGLEDATDSE
                     TVKAVTGAEVLSEAYRLNMPASPHLSAEDMGIEIDPDRLTLPQVSGPLVVEGAGGLMVP
                     LNRQVFFLDVIAQWQAPVILVARTALGTINHTILSLMALRNAGCDVIGVAFVGNAEPDV
                     EQTIAQMGNTRHLGRLPFIDTLSRDTLTNAFTAIDVDTIRSAL"
     gene            complement(44192..44812)
                     /locus_tag="BF6_01781"
                     /gene="bioD1"
     CDS             complement(44809..45942)
                     /gene="bioF"
                     /locus_tag="BF6_01780"
                     /EC_number="2.3.1.47"
                     /inference="ab initio prediction:Prodigal:002006"
                     /inference="similar to AA sequence:UniProtKB:P53556"
                     /codon_start=1
                     /transl_table=11
                     /product="8-amino-7-oxononanoate synthase 2"
                     /db_xref="COG:COG0156"
                     /translation="MKALSRLNSMLETLDARHRRRSLAPRRGLDFASNDYLGLADSPLL
                     HRAAQKALEGGVPLGSGGSRLLRGNHPEHEALEEEAAAFFGAEAALFMGGGFQANQAIF
                     STLPAAGDLILYDDLVHASAHEGLRTGRAETRSFAHNNVVDARRVLADWQVSGGSGQVW
                     IAVESVYSMEGDIAPLTALSDLAAEHGAILVVDEAHATGVFGPNGKGLAHGLTADVLTL
                     HTCGKGLGVAGGLICGPRVMIDALINRARPFIFATAPSPFNAALVRAVLGHLQADTRLT
                     NAATARMHHAHAEARRTGVPQDVLNSQIIPVILGDEARTMQMAATLQAQGFDVRGIRPP
                     TVPRGTSRLRVSVTGNVTNADISALFEALAQHQSEAA"
     gene            complement(44809..45942)
                     /locus_tag="BF6_01780"
                     /gene="bioF"
     CDS             complement(45939..46919)
                     /gene="bioB"
                     /locus_tag="BF6_01779"
                     /EC_number="2.8.1.6"
                     /inference="ab initio prediction:Prodigal:002006"
                     /inference="similar to AA sequence:UniProtKB:P12996"
                     /codon_start=1
                     /transl_table=11
                     /product="Biotin synthase"
                     /db_xref="COG:COG0502"
                     /translation="MENTPPTWTREAAQAVYDLPLMDLLFRAQTVHRENFDPNKIQTSK
                     LLSIKTGGCAEDCSYCSQSARNGSKLSASKLIEVQRVLTEARKAKDGGATRFCMGAAWR
                     EPKDRDMDALVAMVEGVREMGMETCMTLGMLDDNQVFRLRDAGLDYYNHNIDTSERYYP
                     EVITTRTFADRIDTMNRVQEAGIKVCSGGILGMGEEIGDRVDMLVTLANMGPAPESVPI
                     NMLMPQEDTPLADAMPIDPIDFVRVIATARIMMPKSYVRLSAGRSDMTEELQAMCFFAG
                     ANSIFVGETLLTAENPEEDTDAILFAKLGLQAETVAGQSCAEAAE"
     gene            complement(45939..46919)
                     /locus_tag="BF6_01779"
                     /gene="bioB"
     CDS             complement(47566..47940)
                     /locus_tag="BF6_01778"
                     /inference="ab initio prediction:Prodigal:002006"
                     /codon_start=1
                     /transl_table=11
                     /product="hypothetical protein"
                     /translation="MLAYFNGSEVDLENSARASIDGFPIKQSTVSEISKGKNISDKFYN
                     GALPAWPGNLLGVNTALQMVKMAVASEQSYDPVNGMDWRQLISEFTLGAMPYIRRSTIF
                     WTSSCAPTTNLTMKAGSTPE"
     gene            complement(47566..47940)
                     /locus_tag="BF6_01778"
     CDS             complement(48440..49108)
                     /locus_tag="BF6_01777"
                     /inference="ab initio prediction:Prodigal:002006"
                     /inference="similar to AA sequence:UniProtKB:P67153"
                     /note="UPF0073 inner membrane protein YqfA"
                     /codon_start=1
                     /transl_table=11
                     /product="hypothetical protein"
                     /translation="MWSFADIRPAYSRAERVSDGVVHVLGVASALVAVPLLITVTTFHR
                     SEPEAILGVSVYGVTLLLMLTFSALYNMIESDKWSELLRRLDHSGIYVKIAGTYTPFLL
                     LSGGQGPGLLIGLWSSATLGSVLKLIDPVRFRGFGLVLYLMMGWAVVWAGPDMLGELPS
                     VVVWLMIAGGVVYTVGVAFYLLDQLPFHNTIWHVFVLTGTVLFFIAISVRVLLGSHPVA
                     "
     gene            complement(48440..49108)
                     /locus_tag="BF6_01777"
     CDS             complement(49201..51507)
                     /locus_tag="BF6_01776"
                     /inference="ab initio prediction:Prodigal:002006"
                     /codon_start=1
                     /transl_table=11
                     /product="hypothetical protein"
                     /translation="MHKVRLLLQTTLLMCLLCTYPFAARAQNQTWAEVKSIMDRRCVVC
                     HSCYDAPCQLKLTSPAGMLRGASKEAVYHTERLEDAQPTRLGIDAQTVPEWRALGFHTV
                     LRGQKPGLLERYLELGRQNPLPADAPLPAQVGLAIDRPLVCPTSDEFDAFSKAHPLAGM
                     PYGTAPLAEAEFQSLMGWARGGVAPPSNPPAIPDAIQAQIAGWEGFLNTSDPRNQLMSR
                     YLYEHLFLARLHFQGDDPRRFFQLVRSTRPPGDEIDVIATRRPFDDPGAAPFYYRLQQV
                     TETIVHKEHLVYTLGPERMARYQQLFLDTDWTLAELPPFGDAEGGSPFSTFIEMPARSR
                     YQFLLDDALFFVRSFIRGPVCHGETAVDVIEDRFWVSFLDPDADLSVTDPSYLQEGAAY
                     LELPVSEADAGVLGMLQEFSHKNQVSYLEFRDARYRAAPVYQTGFDYGSIWDGDGTNPN
                     ALITVFRHFDNASAMTGFHGGIPETAWVTDFPIFERIYYDLVAGYDVFGRVEHQLATRL
                     YMDELRMESEDTFLAFMPRDVRPQMHESWYQGVLAELHTYWHRRRVDDSFPTGISFQTD
                     QPKQEFLLTLLEHGNGLWPVTDPINRCATEKCQPGQPVDALRDLANQTGDWVKYLPDLT
                     VLVVEQSDGETALFTLVHDKAHYNVAFLFDEKARRNPEADALTILPDLIGSYPNFYFHV
                     RQDQLEPLVGALKGIQSQSDYMAVVAQFGVRRTSPEFWPLSDRIHDLFQKQKPIHAGIF
                     DLNRYKDPKPGDDPT"
     gene            complement(49201..51507)
                     /locus_tag="BF6_01776"
     CDS             complement(51620..52699)
                     /gene="dcsD"
                     /locus_tag="BF6_01775"
                     /EC_number="2.6.99.3"
                     /inference="ab initio prediction:Prodigal:002006"
                     /inference="similar to AA sequence:UniProtKB:D2Z027"
                     /codon_start=1
                     /transl_table=11
                     /product="O-ureido-L-serine synthase"
                     /translation="MTNSKLRTTSGNGRIYDSVLDTIGNTPTIRINNLGPEGVNLFVKC
                     EAFNPAGSVKDRLAVNIIEAAERSGALKPGQTVVEATSGNTGIGLAMVCAQKGYPLVVT
                     MAESFSTERRQLMRMLGAKVVLTPKEEKGFGMYRKAAELAEKHGWFLARQFETPANAEI
                     HAATTAREILGDFNGEPLDYFVTGYGTGGTITGVSRVLRAEWPDTKIILSEPANAQLVG
                     SGIATERGKDNDPVASHPAFEPHVIQGWTPDFIPSVLQESIDNSYFDQLIPVPGPAGVE
                     WAQKLASQEGILTGISGGATFAVAMEIAEQAKPGASVLCMLPDTGERYLSTPLFGDISV
                     GMTDEEAEIAQSTPGYHIG"
     gene            complement(51620..52699)
                     /locus_tag="BF6_01775"
                     /gene="dcsD"
     CDS             complement(52787..54844)
                     /gene="hmp"
                     /locus_tag="BF6_01774"
                     /EC_number="1.14.12.17"
                     /inference="ab initio prediction:Prodigal:002006"
                     /inference="protein motif:HAMAP:MF_01252"
                     /codon_start=1
                     /transl_table=11
                     /product="Flavohemoprotein"
                     /translation="MNVPVTIDRSPFHTGEQTMQARVGKREKVEKIGRDFIRTYMPDQH
                     REFFGKLPFIVLGSVDSDGWPWASMISGRPGFVSSPNVRRLDVAIRPLEDDPLGAALQA
                     GAPIGVVGVELSTRRRNRMNATLGRADECGFSLDVVQSFGNCPQYIQTHDVTFVREPEA
                     DVARARSDRFSELDAQAREMIATANSFYVASSVNTSDHTGVDVSHRGGRSGFVKVDGNS
                     LLVPDFSGNNFFNTLGNFLVNPRSGLLFPDYRTGDLLMLTGTVEVLDEDHPDIAAFQGA
                     NRGWLFHLHHGLRIHDALPFRAEFLEFSPNSLMGDDWKTVEARQKAEKQRRQWRTLRVA
                     SVRDESEVIRSFTFEPTDELPLLPFEAGQFLTLRVQPEGRTPVTRTYTVSSAPADASYR
                     ISVKREPGGAVSNHLHDKLAVGDLVEVQAPKGRFFLNPAETRPAVLFAGGVGITPIMSM
                     MRHVLNEGVRTRHTRRLTVFHAAQTVAQRAFHTDLRRAEATSDGKIRYVSVISRPEKGK
                     QAGVDFDTAGYITPALIRDTLPLDDYDFFLCGPPSFMQAVYDMLRELGARDDRIFAESF
                     GPAALKRRPGDGAIPKPQPEAEAAQVTFKASGHRANWVKGGPTLLETAEAEGLAPSFSC
                     RSGSCGSCLTRKIAGKIAYRTEPTADHSEDEVLICCAVPAEGTNEVILDL"
     gene            complement(52787..54844)
                     /locus_tag="BF6_01774"
                     /gene="hmp"
     CDS             complement(54905..55528)
                     /gene="nagL_1"
                     /locus_tag="BF6_01773"
                     /EC_number="5.2.1.4"
                     /inference="ab initio prediction:Prodigal:002006"
                     /inference="similar to AA sequence:UniProtKB:O86043"
                     /codon_start=1
                     /transl_table=11
                     /product="Maleylpyruvate isomerase"
                     /translation="MSNTIRIHSFPLSGHAHRALLFASLAGIKHDVIDVDLVGGEHKGD
                     AFLALNPAGQVPVLEDGDVVVSDSNAILVYLARKYAPSYLPTDPVLEAEVQKFLTLAAG
                     EIAFGPAAARLITVFNAPLDVDFTHATAAKVLGKLDAHLEGRDWLVGDAPTIADVAIYS
                     YTAHAPEGGVSLEPYANVRRLLANIEALDGFVPMPRTAVGLHAA"
     gene            complement(54905..55528)
                     /locus_tag="BF6_01773"
                     /gene="nagL_1"
     CDS             55655..56542
                     /gene="dmlR_2"
                     /locus_tag="BF6_01772"
                     /inference="ab initio prediction:Prodigal:002006"
                     /inference="similar to AA sequence:UniProtKB:P76250"
                     /codon_start=1
                     /transl_table=11
                     /product="HTH-type transcriptional regulator DmlR"
                     /translation="MDTIQGMRAFAAVAAHSSFTEGARQIGISTKLASKYVGQLEDRLN
                     AQLFNRTTRSVTLTDTGRAYYERCLPLLEQFDELEGLVQQRQSELAGRIRITAPTGFGS
                     AELIHMLKPFQTEHAKVSIELHLSDHHVPMVEEGYDLAIRFGVLKDSNLVARKLMNMRI
                     VCCVSPSYLADYGTPKDPAALASHNCLLQTTGSNIDHWTFKGSDGEYSVPVSGNFRANS
                     PRAVAHMAADGLGIGRIPLYTAQPFLNAGKLQLIFEAQEAVSLGLYAAYPQNRHLTARI
                     RALIDFLAAEMRGA"
     gene            55655..56542
                     /locus_tag="BF6_01772"
                     /gene="dmlR_2"
     CDS             56695..57087
                     /locus_tag="BF6_01771"
                     /inference="ab initio prediction:Prodigal:002006"
                     /codon_start=1
                     /transl_table=11
                     /product="hypothetical protein"
                     /translation="MELNSDFSSRVVVHSDQLEWQASPMTGVDRRMLDRIGGEVARATT
                     IVRFAPGSQFSAHTNTGGEEFIVLDGVFQDEHGISLPGPMYATRRPTSIRRARNPTAPS
                     SSNSGSSTWTTAPSFTKKWRMSWPPQ"
     gene            56695..57087
                     /locus_tag="BF6_01771"
     CDS             57456..57647
                     /locus_tag="BF6_01770"
                     /inference="ab initio prediction:Prodigal:002006"
                     /codon_start=1
                     /transl_table=11
                     /product="hypothetical protein"
                     /translation="MVTDTKTALLDVAERAARACGFDGFSYADLAEAISIRKASLYLSF
                     SHQGHADRRADKQIPCEA"
     gene            57456..57647
                     /locus_tag="BF6_01770"
     CDS             57654..57953
                     /locus_tag="BF6_01769"
                     /inference="ab initio prediction:Prodigal:002006"
                     /codon_start=1
                     /transl_table=11
                     /product="hypothetical protein"
                     /translation="MPGNRSHPRHRGRTLASADPAISRCLNDGKTLCLCVSLISSRESL
                     SDEVIEKTKSFRAMMAGRIEAVFALGTTDKSISGVAHPTSEASAAGRGAPVRPR"
     gene            57654..57953
                     /locus_tag="BF6_01769"
     CDS             complement(58029..59546)
                     /locus_tag="BF6_01768"
                     /inference="ab initio prediction:Prodigal:002006"
                     /codon_start=1
                     /transl_table=11
                     /product="hypothetical protein"
                     /translation="MKHVDMQQIQPETADRLNGLIGDFVGQGQSYYQKTFAYMMQAPGY
                     RFTLNKAAALLGPIWFGARGLWSWFLGFLLLETLAYIQIGLGLFGDLGREFRERAEQIE
                     QTLELRRQQIAAAEQSGAASLESLKRAAESLEGALAGAQDAAKSADSTGLTYLAIGIVL
                     LLAVKFLAASLANWTLEGQFARWRSDPSVAHGWSFPRLIVASALTGVVVILSMIKFAQP
                     DALAVLKTFPTNRDWRLNVGDGVQAVFEWTKTAGRGFFDGLTYGMRTLLDWIEVVLVDT
                     PWPVVALVIIMLAYLSAGARVAIFTGAALAYLGLLDFWEKAMTTIALLGAAALISITLG
                     IPLGIYCARRPRAFAIVRPILDFMQSMPSFVYLIPVVAFIGSGKPAGVVATMIFGSPPV
                     IRFTVLGLQQVPETVREAAMAFGATPRYLLWRVDLPLAHKTIMAGVNQTILMSLAMVVV
                     ASLIGAKGLGEDVLEALQYAAAGQGILAGLAILFCALILDRIVAGKK"
     gene            complement(58029..59546)
                     /locus_tag="BF6_01768"
     CDS             complement(59557..60606)
                     /gene="opuAA_1"
                     /locus_tag="BF6_01767"
                     /EC_number="7.6.2.9"
                     /inference="ab initio prediction:Prodigal:002006"
                     /inference="similar to AA sequence:UniProtKB:P46920"
                     /codon_start=1
                     /transl_table=11
                     /product="Glycine betaine transport ATP-binding protein
                     OpuAA"
                     /db_xref="COG:COG4175"
                     /translation="MTAEIAIDAKGVWKVFGARSQEALNAIHSEGLSKAEVLDRFNCVV
                     GVADASFEIERGELFCVMGLSGSGKSTLVRHVNRLLEPTDGHIYLDGDDVMGLNDEGLR
                     DLRNRRVAMVFQNFGLMPHRTVRDNVAMPLEIRGTGKARRWEEADRVLELVELNGWEDK
                     YAHELSGGMQQRVGLARAIAADPEILLMDEPFSALDPLIRKQLQDQFMDLSHKLNKTTM
                     FITHDLDEAIRIGHRIAIMKDGRIVQIGTPEEIILNPADDYVADFVAGISKLNMIFAHA
                     VMKPVDEFEAHHGEVPDDAKEAHPDMDLSDLMNLCVDGHGVVAVTQDGKTVGVINRAGL
                     IRAIQDSQA"
     gene            complement(59557..60606)
                     /locus_tag="BF6_01767"
                     /gene="opuAA_1"
ORIGIN
        1 ggctgcggcc cgaagggcta tccggggatg ccggaggtcg gcaatatgcc gatcccggct
       61 aagctggtga aggacggggt tcgcgacatg atccgtatct cggacgctcg tatgtctggc
      121 accgcctttg gcaccgtcat cctgcatgtc agccccgagg cacaggcggg tggcccgctg
      181 gcgctggtca aaaccggtga tcgcatccgg gtgtcggcca gcaaagggga gttggagttg
      241 ttggtcgacg aaaaggaact ggacgcccgc cgcgccgcgt ggcaagcgga cgatccgcat
      301 tacagccgcg gttacgccag actttatatc gaccacgtgt tgcaggccga tcagggcgcg
      361 gaccttgatt ttctcgtcgg caaagacacc cgccttgtca ccagagagag ccactaatgg
      421 atcaaccagc cactttccac gatctcaacg gggcttcggt ctatattacc ggcggtggct
      481 cgggcgttgg cgctgctctg accgacgggt tcctcgcgca aggcgccaat gtcgccttca
      541 tcgggcggtc cgatgccagc gggtttgtcg atgaaatgca cgacaaacac gggcgcgcgc
      601 cgctgttcat gcaaggcgac atgacagata ccgagttgct gcacactacc atgaaaaagg
      661 cggccgaggc gcatggcccg ctgaacgtgc tgatcaacaa cgcggccaac gataaacgcc
      721 actcgcttga agaaacgacg accgagttct gggactggat gatcgaggta aacctcaagg
      781 cctactactt cgcctgtcag gaggccgccc gccagatgca gggcaaaggc ggtgcgatcg
      841 tgaatttcag ttcgatcagc tacatgatgg gcaatgcagg ctatccgatc tacacgacct
      901 cgaatgccgg aatcaccggc atgacgcggt ctttggcgcg cgagttgggg ccgcagaaca
      961 tccgtgtcaa cgcgctggcc cccggttggg ttctgacgca gaaacagctg gatatgtggg
     1021 ccacgcccga ggatctggcc gcacatctcg accgccaatg cctgaaagaa cacctgacgc
     1081 ccgaggacat gatcgcaccg accttgttcc tagcctcaaa cgctagccgg gcgatgaccg
     1141 ggcaatgcat ggccgtcgat ggcggcgtcg tcgtaacggg gtagagccat gaatacagaa
     1201 tggattgctg tcgattgggg aacctctcat ttgcgagcct gggcgatgca gggcgaaacg
     1261 gtgctggatc aggcatattc ggacaaaggc atggcgcggg tggacaaaag cgggttccag
     1321 cccgcgttgt tcgaactcat cgaaggctgg ctgggcagcg gccccacaga tgtggtcgcc
     1381 tgcggcatgg tcggcgcgcg acaaggttgg gtcgaggccc cctactccgc cgtcccatgt
     1441 gaaccaacgc cggttgcccc gttccgtgtt ccgggcacag attcccgcat ccgggccttc
     1501 gtggtgcccg gtctgaaaca aaacgcgcca ccagatgtca tgcgcggtga agaaacccag
     1561 atcgcggggt ttctggcctc tcatcagaac tgggacgggg tgatctgttt gcccggcacc
     1621 cacaccaaat gggtgcaggt cagcgccgga gaggtcgtca gcttccgcac cttcatgacc
     1681 ggagaaatgt ttgacctgct ggccgggcaa tcggtgctga aacattcggt cggccaggga
     1741 tgggacgatg ccgcctttgc cgaggctgcg gcggacacgt tgtccaggcc cgaacaactg
     1801 gccgcgcggc tgtttggctt gcgcgccgct gatctgttac agggtcagga tcgcggtatc
     1861 acaagagcgc agctttcggg ctttctgatc ggcgcggaat tggccgcgac ccgcccgtat
     1921 tggctgggac agcaactcgc gatcatcggg gccaagagac tctcggacat ctacgccaag
     1981 gccctgcagc aacagggcgc gtttgtcgaa accgccaaca gcacgcaatg cacactggcc
     2041 ggcctattgc aggcccgcaa cctgacgagg caaaccgcat gagccgaccc atcatcgcca
     2101 ttctgcgcgg cctgcgccca tccgatgccg ttgccaccgg gcaggccctg atcgacgccg
     2161 ggatcgacaa tatcgaggtc ccgctgaact cacccgatcc gctggagtcg atcggtattc
     2221 tggccgaaca gttcggggac cgtgccctga tcggggcggg caccgtactg acgacggatc
     2281 aggtggacgc ggtggccaag gttggcggca ggctgatcgt atcaccgaac tgcgacgcgc
     2341 aggtgatctc gcacacgcac caactgggac tggaaagctg gcccggcatc ttcaccccga
     2401 ctgaggcctt tacggccctc aaggccggag cctccggcct gaaactcttt cccggcactc
     2461 tcgccggtcc ggcggggcta tccgcgctgc gcgcggtgtt gcccaagggc acgctggtat
     2521 atgccgtcgg cggcgcggga cctgagaatt tcgatcagtg gatcaaggct ggcgccaacg
     2581 gattcggcat cgggtcggcg ttgttcaaac ccgacatgac ggccgcagag gtcgcgggcc
     2641 gggccgcgcg gatcgtagct gcctacgaag aagccgccgg atgagcgtca tttacgacga
     2701 ccgcccttgt gaactgggcg agggtccgct ttggcacccc gagcggcggc aacttttctg
     2761 gttcgatatt gtgggcaaga agctaatgac gcggaaaaac ggtgaaccgc acagttggca
     2821 gttcgacgaa catgtttctg ccgcgggctg ggtcgactca gagacgctgt tgatcgcctc
     2881 tgaaacaggg ctatggcggt tcggcctgat gaccaagcaa aaagggctga tcactccgct
     2941 tgaggcggac aatccgatca cccggtccaa tgacgggcgc gctgatcctt ggggcgggtt
     3001 ctggatcggg acgatgggca aagacgcaga acccggtgca ggtgcgatct atcgttattg
     3061 gcagggcgaa ctgcagcaac tggtgccaga tgtcacgatc tcgaacgcga tctgcttcgc
     3121 cccggaccgg acctgcgcct attgcgcgga tacagtgcgg aaacaggtca tgcgcttgcc
     3181 tttgaacccg gaaaccggct ggcccgaggg cgagagtacg gtttttctag accaccgcgt
     3241 cgatgggctg aacccggatg gggcggtggt cgacgccgat ggcaacatct ggatcgccca
     3301 atggggtgcg agccgcgtgg cggcctatac ccctgcgggc cggttcctga ctgcgatcgc
     3361 ctttgaggca gctcatactt cctgtcccgc gttcggaggt gatgacctga caaccttgtt
     3421 ctgcaccacc gcccgcgacg ggctggatgc agagactttg gccaaacacc caaccaacgg
     3481 catgaccttt gccgcccctg gcgcgggcaa agggcaggcc gaacacagag tccttctatg
     3541 aagcccgaac ttggcgtctg ctactacccc gaacactggc ccgaagagat gtgggccgag
     3601 gatgccgcgc gcatggtgga aaccggtctg agctgggtgc ggatcggtga gtttgcctgg
     3661 agcaggatgg agcccgcacc gggtgatctg cgtttagact ggctggatca agcgattgag
     3721 gtgctggggg cagcggggtt gaaggtggtg ctgggaacac ccacggcgac gccaccgcgt
     3781 tggatgctgg aaaaacacct cgacatgctg gccgtggatg cacaggggca gccgcgcaaa
     3841 ttcggctcgc gcaggcatta ttgctttagc caccggggtt atatcgccga gtgtgaacgg
     3901 attgcccgga tcatggggga acgttacggg cgcaactcgc atatagcggc atggcagatc
     3961 gacaacgaat atggctgcca cgaaacgacc gtcagctaca gccaaccggc cttgcaggcg
     4021 tttcggcggt ggttggccga gcagtatgag tccatcgaat ctctgaatac cgcttggggt
     4081 aatatttttt ggtcgatgga gtacgacagc tttgatcaga tcgacctgcc caacctgacc
     4141 gtgaccgagc ccaaccccgc ccacgttctg gcctttcgcc gcttcagctc ggatcaggtg
     4201 gcggtgttca acaaggcgca ggtcgacgtc atgcgcccgc tgaccgatgc gccgctgctg
     4261 cataactata tgggccggat tctggacttc gaccatttca agctgggcgc ccatctggat
     4321 atcgcgacat gggacagtta tccgatcggc tttctgtccg accggcttga ggctgacgag
     4381 gcacataaaa ccgcattcct gcaacagggc gaccccgaca tgcaggcctt tcaccatgac
     4441 ctgtatcgcg ctgtcggccg gggtcgctgg tgggtgatgg aacagcagcc tggcccggtg
     4501 aactgggcac cgtataatcc cgctcccctg cccggcatgg tacgcctgtg gtcgctcgag
     4561 gcagtggcgc atggcgctga agtggtcagt tacttccgtt ggcgacaggc cccattcgcg
     4621 caggaacaaa tgcacgcggg cctgttgacc ccgaacaacg cacccgctcc ggcattggcc
     4681 gaagcccgtc agacagccga tgatctggca cagctgggta ctgtcacgca gactcaggca
     4741 gatgtggcca ttctgttcga ctacgcctcg gactgggcat ggacaaccca gccacacggg
     4801 gccgggttca gctatttccg gctggtgttc tcggcttatc gcgcactgcg gcgtgccggg
     4861 ctatcagtgg atatcctgtc ctcgtccgaa acacctgagg caaggtacaa actgatcctc
     4921 gcccccgggc tggccacctt ggacggtcgg gtcgatcagc acccgggcga tctgacgctc
     4981 tatggccccc gcagtggtgc catcacgcac gacttccaaa ttcccgaaac ggggcgcccc
     5041 ggcctgaccg aactgaactg cgaagttgaa ctggtcgaaa cactgccccc aaacacacgc
     5101 cgcgaggtcg ttggcggcgg cgcggcccgg cactggattg atcgtctgtc cggcaacgcc
     5161 ccggacctgc tgacctatgc cgacgggaca tccgccctga agggtgagaa cggcatttgg
     5221 tatttgtccg gcttcccgga tgaggttctt tgggatcggg tgatctccat ggctgcgcaa
     5281 gaggttgggc tgaccttgaa accgctgcct gcagggttgc ggcagcgtga gactgaacag
     5341 cacattttcc tgatcaacta caccactgtc cccgtatcgt ggaacgggtt tgagattggt
     5401 gcctgcgatg tgctgatctt gaaaaaggac gcgcccgaag aggggtagct ctccgggcgc
     5461 gcgggtttca gtcaggcgcg aagcttactg atcgttttgc aggctgttgg ggtcaaaagc
     5521 cccgccgaag ccgccattgc tggcaggcgg cgtttctggg tccggttcgc cctcctcacc
     5581 atcaccaccc aaggtgttcg gtgcaaacac gttaccgaaa ccagagttat tggtgccggt
     5641 gtctggctct gcttcctctt ccgttgttcc gggctgtaga tcaccgggct caaacacgcc
     5701 ttcaaagcgc tgtttgcgtt cttcctcaag ctgtctgcgc tgttcttcac gctgcttacg
     5761 caactcctcg atgcgctgct gggcttccag ttgcttctgc tctcgcacgt cggcgatgca
     5821 ctgcgccggg ttgtaagccg tcgcggtacc gatcagggtg atcgtggcaa cggcaaaaac
     5881 aaccaccaga accgcggccg tgttgccgga aaagaagctg ggcagtttga ttttgcccgc
     5941 caactcctcg accgtggcat tcttgcgcgc ggcagcaacc agttcctgtc gtttcagctt
     6001 ggcctcgttc aacagggcaa agaacacggt cagcgccacg atgatgaagg ccaacgccga
     6061 gatcgacggc gtgataccat accgcacctt ttgcgccagt tcgatggtca gcgtcggata
     6121 ctcgccaaaa gtgaaagtgg tggtgttgta gttctcgaac gaggcgagga acgccaatac
     6181 cgccgccgag gcaatggccg ggcgcatgaa aggtaacagt atcttacgaa acgcctgcgc
     6241 atggctggca cccagatcca gcgccgcctc ggtcaaggcg atatcataac gctgcagccg
     6301 cgccaccagc accagcatgc agtagctggc gataaaggtg gactgcccga tcaccgtcag
     6361 gaaaatcccg ttcgacaata cgctgtccgc acccagtccc agcatccggt tgatccggtc
     6421 ccagaacact agggtcgaga tacccagaac cacgcccggg atcaggatcg gcgcgatgat
     6481 gaccgtgtaa taggtcgcgc gcagcttggg ccagatctgc gtcagcatca gcgctcccgc
     6541 cagacccatc gccaccgaca aaacaaccgt cccagcgccg atgattagtg agttcttgat
     6601 gccgttcagg atacgctggt cctgaaacag ctctccgaac cactggaagg tcaggcattc
     6661 ccacggtgtc attctcggga aaaccgaaga gttgaacgcc gtaaccgaca tgatcaccag
     6721 cgggcccagc aggtacagga agaagatgac cagatagacc cagatgctta tgcggaggaa
     6781 ggaattgttc atttcccgat atcccccatg ttcaccttga acagacgcat catcgccagc
     6841 acgaacagga tacaggtcac cagcagcacg atggcgtagg cggccccctg cggccagtca
     6901 ttgttgtcgt tgaactgttg atagatcagc tgcgtgaacc acaagctgga cggcccgccc
     6961 agaatctgcg gtgcggccag cgctcctgcg gacagcatga agaccatggt gcagcccgaa
     7021 ctgatgcccg gcttggcgta gggtatgacc actcgccagt gaatcctcca ccaaggcgca
     7081 ccaaggtcgc gcgcggcctc gatctggttt ttatccaggc tttctataac gttatacatc
     7141 gggaagatca tcagaaggat gtaggcatag cccagaccgg cataaagcgc gatgtcattg
     7201 cggatgaagt caaacggcgt atcccagatg ccaagcccca tgaacagggt attcagaaca
     7261 ccggtttcgc caaagatgat ccgcaacgca aaggcccgca ggatctcgtt gatccagtaa
     7321 gggatgatca gcatgatcgc gaagatgcgg atatgactgc cttttgattg gcccagatag
     7381 taggcaattg gatagcagag gatcagattg aagattgtaa cgcagaccgc tgcaagcaat
     7441 gtgcggaaaa agaccctcag gtcgaccgcg ttatagtcct gactgccgcc ttccgggccg
     7501 tagatcaggt acttgtagtt ctccagcgta tagacgtcct ttggcccgcc aatttctggc
     7561 ggcggcaagt tcgggcggaa tgagaagtcc aacatcgaca attgcggcag gatgatcaga
     7621 ccgacagtcc agaaaagaac cagacccaat atggccagac ccattccggt accattgcga
     7681 ttgaaaaact ctttcagaaa gcggggcatg tgttcgtccc cctattccgc ggccagctca
     7741 cccgccggaa ccagaaccgc gttgtgggtt tcgtattcca gcgtgatgtt ctgtcctgtg
     7801 tgatccttaa aggactgacc atggttcggg atcgatacct tgatctcctt gccgccttcg
     7861 ccttcggtga aaatgttgaa gacgttgcct tcaaactctt catggttcac ccgcgcagta
     7921 acaaagtgat cgccggtagc gccgtcgggc gcgatggcaa gggcttcggg gcgaatgaac
     7981 agcatggcat cgtcgccttc tttcatcttg ccctgattgg ccgttgaaat ccgcgcgacc
     8041 agatcgcccg agcggttcgt ccggatcagt gcctcgctcc ccatgacctg cttgattttg
     8101 ccgcggaata cgttgttttc acccacgaac gaggccgcaa atgcggtatt ggggtcgttg
     8161 taaatggttt tgccatccgc aatctggtcg atcaccccgg cccgcatgac ggcgatgttg
     8221 tccgacatgg tcagcgcctc gccctgatcg tgggtgatat agatgaaggt gatgccgaca
     8281 cgctgctgaa tttcgcgcaa ttctgtgcgc atgtgctggc gcagtttaag atccaaagcg
     8341 gagagcggtt cgtccagcaa cagcacatcc ggctcggcac acaaggcgcg ggcaatcgca
     8401 acacgctggc gctgaccacc ggacaattcg ctgggcagct tatcaccttg cccgggcaga
     8461 gcgatcatat ccagcaactc gtcagcacgc ttgcggcgtt cggtggcgct ggcgcctttg
     8521 atctccatgg aaaaggtgat gttttcccac actttcatca gcgggaacaa cgccaggttc
     8581 tgaaagatca gggcagtcgg acgcttgttc gggccgatac cctgcatgtc attgccgccg
     8641 atcagaaccc ggccctcgct tgggtccaga aagcccgaga ccgcgcgcag gatggtcgtc
     8701 ttaccgcagc ccgaggggcc aaggaacgaa aagaagtcac ccccgttgat gttcacattg
     8761 gcgtcccgca cggcgacaaa gtcaccgaaa cggatccaca ggttttcaag atctacaccg
     8821 acccctgcac tcattgttgg tatctccgtc aggtacggtt gcagaccgca ccataatagt
     8881 atccgtcacg ccgaacggcg cgcgggtgaa tggccccccg cacattggcg gagggcggcg
     8941 ttacacagca atcaggcgct tttgaacttg ttgacgaact cagtgcgggt ttccgcatac
     9001 cacggcgcct cggccggcca cgggttgagg ttggccagcg agtcacccgg ataggcctcg
     9061 gcaaagttct tcttgtaggt gtcgcccgag tattggtcgg cacctagaac cggcgagttg
     9121 taaccgtggc tgtcaatcgc cacaccggct ggtttcgcct gataggcgaa gtcaatgaag
     9181 gcataaacct gatcgatatt ggccgcgcct gtcggcatgg acataccatc aacccatgcc
     9241 atcgcacctt cgattggggc ttgatagtgc accggctcac ccgccgattt cagcgccagc
     9301 ggcgggccgt cccaagtctg accgacaact acgccttcgt tcaacaggcc atttttctgg
     9361 gtgtccgcgt cgttccagat caacttgatt cggttcttgc gttcgatgca ccagtcggtg
     9421 atctgacccc agaccttgcg catggtctct tcgtcgccgt aggcggccca gaccgagccc
     9481 ggctccatct cacccgcgcg ttccatgtaa agacccgcac ccagcatcat cgaatgcgcg
     9541 cggcccatgg tcttgcctgc gttttcttcc gaccagacat caccataaga cggcgcgtcg
     9601 ccttccggca gccacaggtc agtacggtag gcgatgcctt cggtgcccca gatatgcggc
     9661 agccagtgga cgccgctgtc accaaagttc catgcatccg taccaatcga ggccatcgcc
     9721 gggttcacca gatcgatcgg caccttgctc atgtcgaagg gttgcagcag ttccagcggc
     9781 tcccactgca gcgagcggtt gttggtcggc gacacgatgt caaaaccctg acccttggtc
     9841 gccttcatct tgttgatgat ttcttcgttt gacccgatac cggtgtagtt caccttgatc
     9901 ccggtcaggg tctcgaactt ctgaatgaag ctgggcggca ggtaatccga ccacatcaga
     9961 atgttgatct cacccgagga cgccagcgcg cttttgctgt acagcggtgc cgccagcgca
    10021 gcagcacctg cgcctttcag gacagagcgt ctggaaagcg ttttccgttc agccattttc
    10081 gtttctcccg ttgttggact ttgtattctt tttgttatgt aagtgcaggc tagacctttg
    10141 atgcagagct gtcagtccaa aagtgacagt taccagtttt cttaagtcca gtttgcattc
    10201 acgcccgtca gaaccaggat caggtcacgg ctctgtccag actgagacac catagggcgg
    10261 gatttcagaa gtaccaacca gatattgacg atcctcggaa ccgggcaaga cctgcgcagt
    10321 tgcactgaag ttgaaggcaa accacagctc accccgacgc gtgatgcgca catcccggta
    10381 gttttctgtc acggggatgt ctgcccatct cagagcctcg gccagaacag cctgcaacaa
    10441 cggtccgcgc gggatcatcg ccaggtacat cgaccgatcc gactgcacaa tcgccgggct
    10501 gccgtcgcgg taaacgcttg aaaaacgggc tgttacctta ttcgcggttt cgatgatttc
    10561 gcgccagcca gtgaactcat gctgcgtgcc gtcctccagg cgcaccgatt cgcgggccag
    10621 atccggcagt gattcgactc tcagaatccg gacgccagcc agatcggcca actctccggg
    10681 ggcaaggttc tggggcgtgt gcatgtcatc cgtcttgctg ccggcacggg cgccgatcaa
    10741 cagtttagcc aaactgtccc gcagccgttt cgccaggtct ggcaagacga tcatgctttg
    10801 cggtagcacg atcaacgcat agcccgtcag gtcgtcttca ggaccaacaa aatccagatc
    10861 aaccccttgg gcgcgcagcc cggcatacca ttcacgaatg atctgagcat tcgggaacgc
    10921 gtcatcatgg ggcagaatat ctgctgccca gatggacgcg tagtccagca agatggccac
    10981 cggtgcccgt tggcgcgtgg tcgatggtag tgcatcacgc tcctgaacca cctgcgccag
    11041 ttccagagcg gcctgatcca ggcttccgtc cgagcgcagc agtgccgtat gaaactgttc
    11101 ttgcgctaat ctggcctgtc gccagcggaa gaacatcaca gcctgcgcgc cgtgcgcgta
    11161 ggccgcccat gtccacaagc gaaccatgcc atcggcgggg gaagggttct ttttggccca
    11221 gtccaccgga ccaggttgct gttccagtac ccacatgcgc cctttgccct gtgatcggta
    11281 gaggtcacaa tgaaacccct gatagtccgg cgcaccggtg cgcaggtttc gacgcttatc
    11341 ctcatctgac agggtcgacc ccagcagatt gcccagcgga tagctgtcga agccgacaat
    11401 atccagatca gcagccactg cgtggtggtc aaactcaaaa ctgccagcca tgaagttatg
    11461 ggtgatatcc cggcccggag agtactgccg gaggatgtcc acctgtgcgc ggttgaacaa
    11521 tcgcacccgg tccgaggagt agcgcgcgaa atccagcgcg tgtgtcgggt tggggctcgc
    11581 caccaggccg ttgggcaact caatctggtc aaagctggaa taaacagagg cccagaacac
    11641 ggtgccccat atccggttca ggttttcaat ggtgccgtaa cgctccgcca gccaacgccg
    11701 gaacccgtcg cgggccgcgt ccgagtagct gagtaccgtg tcgtggtcat tatattcatt
    11761 gtctatctgc caagcgcaga catgagggtt ttcaccataa cggcgcgcat actcggtggc
    11821 gatccggcag gactcggcca gataaacatt actcgagaag caataatgct tacgggaccc
    11881 gaatcctcta acccgcccat ccgggccaac cggcaaaatt tctggatact catcaatcag
    11941 ccatttcggc ggcgcagccg tcggcgtgga catcatcacg cgaagaccgg cgcccccgag
    12001 aagttcaatc acctcatcca gccagtccca ttggaaccgg tcgcgctcgg gttcgatcaa
    12061 accccaggtg aattcggcaa tgcgcaccca gtcgaggccc atctcgacca tcagccttgc
    12121 atcctcgtgc caaagcgacc tatcccattg ctcggggtaa tagcaaaccc ccagttccag
    12181 tttgctcatc ggtcttccct tgccgtgcgg cgttcgatcc atttcaggaa gctggcgcaa
    12241 cccaaggtga tcaccacgta aaggacggcc gctgtgttga acggtgcaaa gggcaggaaa
    12301 ctggccgcct gaaactcgcg catccgttgg gtcatgtcgc ggaccgagag gatcgacagc
    12361 aacgaggtat ctttgatcat tgcaatgaat tcattgccca agggcggcgt cacaatgcgc
    12421 agcgcctgcg gtaggatgat cagtcgcgcg gtttgccagc gcgacaagcc gagcgagccg
    12481 cccgcctcaa tctgcccgcg ggggatggct tctatgccgg atcggaaaat ctcggccatg
    12541 taagcggagt agcccacgga aatcgcaatg atcccgcgcg tcatgttggt catgtcgatg
    12601 ccgccaccgg tggcatcctt tacggcccca gccaaaggca agccgatata aagtatgatc
    12661 accagcatcg gaatgccgcg gatcgtatcg acgaaaaact cggcccccac cgccagcggg
    12721 tgcagcttgt gctgggctcc gccaacggtc agggtcaaca gcaaaaagcc aaagactgca
    12781 aaggccagcg ccggatttcg gtatttgtcg ggcaggaaac tggtctgcca gatcaccgga
    12841 tacccttttg tgtttgttcc gacggggaca aaagcgccgg atacgctgtc cacggtttcg
    12901 atctgctcca gcgcagtggc cgcgtcgggt gcactgcgaa tacggtattg ctggttctcg
    12961 ccctcctgaa actcaccaaa gcggatcatg tccgcctgag cttgcggggt accgcgcacg
    13021 atggcgatac gggcatccag cgtaccgatg agttcgtatt tcacttgtgg ctgcatgaag
    13081 aaaaatgcgg aaatcgccag cagggccagg ctgatgcagc cataagtgac ggtcgtgcgg
    13141 gccttgggtt tgaacgattg caacccaacc cagatcaggc ccagaatagc ggcgaagatg
    13201 taggcgaaga tggccgcgcg gaacgtgatc gccacaccgg tagcgaattg ccaatgcgcc
    13261 atgaacatca ggtagaacag caccgcgccg gtcaggattt caaaccccag ttgcacataa
    13321 ccccgcaacc cgtcgggcag gtaggaactc aaaaggattg cggcaataac aattgcgtag
    13381 atcaccagca tgatctgcag accggcctga accttgtcga ccacctttgg aaacagcacc
    13441 caggtttgcg aagacctgtc gatcagagtc gatgtgttct cgctgagcgc gtgaaagaag
    13501 acggactctg caaagggcat cagcacttgc ggtgcggcaa accccagaat tgccaacgcc
    13561 acagctgcta gcaacgcggc cagcgccgtg aaacgcaacc atcccggcgc ctccggaaac
    13621 cgagcgttgc gagcacagag atagcccaga acagtcaccg ccagaatgac cagaaacccg
    13681 acgaaaatcg gcccggcatc attgccaatc cccaaaattg caaccagcga ccgcaggtat
    13741 ttcgaagagg tggcaaacaa atagatgatg aacggggcag cagcgagcaa cacaaggttg
    13801 ctcgggcgga ccgagcttaa gcgcgacatg agacctctct gctgatatgc ggcccagcca
    13861 ccggtggtac cgggccgtta cgggccagac cgggttattc ggtgccccag tattttccga
    13921 ttaacgcatc caaagtaccg tcggtcttga tcgccgccag tccttcgttg atggcatcaa
    13981 ccgttgcgtc accttcctgg aacacgatac ccagcggatc ggatttcagg ccggtgatac
    14041 ccacagtcaa ttcacccgcg aactcttgtt cgtacgctgc ggccgaggtg ccgtcgatga
    14101 tgacgccctg cacatccgca ttctgcaacg ccagaatcgc ggccgagaag ttatcataaa
    14161 ggctgacatt ctcgcgcccc accagttcct cggccagctg cgcgttggtg gtgccggtct
    14221 gcgctgccag tttctgacca ccggccttga agtcgtccaa tgtcatgtcg ccattgtcga
    14281 cctgcaacaa aatggcctgg ctaaccacga tgtagggctc cgaaaaatcc atcgactctt
    14341 cgcgttccgg cgtgatcgaa acgcccgaga tcaccagatc aaactccccc tgctgaagcc
    14401 cggcaaagat accgtcccag gcagtgttga cgaagttcgg aacgcaattc actttctcgc
    14461 agatcgcatt catcacatcc acgtcaaacc ctactatctc accggtcgat tcatcgacgg
    14521 tttccatcgg cggataggtg gcatcggtgc cgattttcag cacgcgcccc tccagatcgg
    14581 cggcgaagac cgccggggtg gccagtgctg tcaaagcggc tgcggccagt agtttcttga
    14641 acatcttcat tactccttct gttggtctat ttgacagacg ccgttttcgg cgtgggggtg
    14701 tcaggttgcc gcttgataag tgtggccctg atctttttct gggtttcgga cgggtcagcc
    14761 ccgtccaaag ctctcaacat gtactcgccc agcaagcggc tcgtttcttc gatcggcaca
    14821 taataggtgc tgggcggcgg tacgaaatag cggctaagct gcagatcgtc ggtcgaaatc
    14881 accaccaggt cccggccaac ccgaatcccg gcggcatggg cggcggacaa cacgcccagc
    14941 gtcatcgctt cgttggcgca aatacaggct gtggggcggt tggacagccg catcagcgcg
    15001 tcaaaactgt gctgcccggt gcgcgccgtg gtgggtccgt tgaagaccag ggccttgtcc
    15061 ggcgcgatcc cgccgttggt cagggcctgt tcatatccgg cttgccgttg actcgcatag
    15121 atcagctcgg ccggagggtt gaccaacgca atacgccggt gaccgagctg taccagccgc
    15181 gtagtggcat cgaaggcagc gacctgactg tcgaaatcga cataggcatg gggtgttttg
    15241 ctgtcactca tccccatggt cacaaaggga aacgcgtttt gttgcagata cgcgatgcgt
    15301 ggatcaccgc gcaacgtgcc tgagaatatg accccatcag ccagcccatc ctgaacgacc
    15361 cgcgccagta ctgtcatcgc gtccgggata tctgccacgt tgaacacgct catttcatac
    15421 cgcgagccct gcagcgccgc agagatcccg gccagaatgc gagtgaactc caccccttcc
    15481 cattcatcgg ccgcgtccgg cgacacgctg accaaaacgg caacgcggta agacttgttg
    15541 gtgcgcagtt ttaacccgtc catgttgacg cgatagccaa gccgggtggc ggcgagctca
    15601 atctcctgcc gtgttttttc ccggaccgac gctgccccgc gcagcgcgtt cgagacggtg
    15661 cctacggaat atcccgtttc tttcgcgatg gatttgatcg tcgcgcgcgc cactacccga
    15721 cctccgctgc aagctgtcgc atcaggaagg ttcgccccgt tcgcaaggtt tccgcgtggt
    15781 ttagcgtttc gtcatgttca acgaacagat cagagcacgg gctgcttgcg agaatgcgca
    15841 gcacacgggg ccaatccacg acgccctgcc ccggattgcg ccaacgctcg tccccctgac
    15901 ctgccgacgg ttctgcatcc ttggcatgga ccgaaacaat ccggtcggaa taacgctgca
    15961 acagtattgc cggatcttgc tgcgaaaccg ccagccaccc gatatcgggc tgccagtaaa
    16021 ggttttcatg cgacaaaata aggtccagag gcgtttcccc ggggcgtccg gtcaggtcaa
    16081 aatcgtgatt atggtaagcg aggcacgccc catgcgccac cagccgggta gcccaatccg
    16141 ccaaccggcc cgacacgtcc atccatccct cggacgtgtc gggccgcgcc tcgggtgaca
    16201 gccaaggcat gacagccacc tggcatttca ataggctcaa cagatcgaga atctcgtcaa
    16261 accgcgtttc aaactcttcc cagtcgaaat gggccgagcg cacggttaaa ccagaacgta
    16321 cgacctgccg caccatgtcc cgaggggcca gatcatgaaa cccgatcgtt tcgatatctg
    16381 tgaacccgca ggcaccaacc aggttaagct gggacgccag atccccaacc tgccggacag
    16441 tatatagttg cgctgctata cgcatttccc gggcttatcc tgaattgaaa cgtttcaatt
    16501 aggttgaaac agcttgacca cacttgtcaa gacaagggtt cagcggtgca ttcttcgcct
    16561 gagccagatg atttttcgca atgatgttta ccttatctga cggggataac gattcaggta
    16621 ttgttagcgc taccattttt tgatatcgcc gacttcatga aacagaacca gaatgccaaa
    16681 taaacgggcc gcagcagtga atgccccacg tgaaactgga atgccggagg tcaagctgat
    16741 aggtggcacc cctaccggtc ccgcccaaca ggtactgatc atgcaaaaca cccgcgctga
    16801 tttccccaag gacttcctct ttggctttgc gacctctggc ggttacaaaa aatccgagcc
    16861 gcaagccctt gaccctgtgc ttaaggccgg atttgactgc tatcgctttt cgatcatttg
    16921 ggcacatgtt ctgcccgacg gccaaggatc ggtgaaacag gctgggttgg acgactacga
    16981 tcgcctgatc gataccctgc tggaacacgg cattcggccc tgtgcgacgt tgtgcggcaa
    17041 ggagcttcct ttggcactgg ccgatctggg gggctggcga aaccgcgata gtacgggctg
    17101 gcttgccgac tataccgaga ccgtcatgag ccgcatcggt gatcgcatgt tcagtgttgc
    17161 gccaatagac gcgcctgcgt ttcttggcga tctgtacctt gataccacgg gctcgtgcga
    17221 cgcccgcacc gccgcgcgca ggatgcatca catgctgctt gcgcatggcc gctcaattga
    17281 ggcaatgcgc gggctgggca tgaccaatct gggagtggaa atccccctag cctcgaccaa
    17341 aaaccgttgt caaaccttcg acctgttaag cggcattttc aacaacgcct accccaaaag
    17401 tacgttgacg gatttggagc agtacctgcc ggagggctgg caaagcgatt tcgacactat
    17461 cagcaccccc atcgattggt gcgggctgaa ttgtgacgcc tacgggcaga tcgacccctt
    17521 ggccctgacc cggatccaga aaaaatacac gaaagacctg cccatctatc tcatcgaaac
    17581 gggcagttcg gaacgccaac agggttcttc cgggattttc cagcatctac aaaccgtgca
    17641 gaacgctctg gagcaaagcc tgccggtaaa aggctgtttc ttccgcacaa cgtcgacgga
    17701 cgtgcatact ttgcggccaa cgttggaagg cggcgcggtg tcgctgcctc tcgcgcagcc
    17761 caccggtgtc atgcatgaac actggaacct ggtcgccgat attggcggca ccaatacgcg
    17821 actgggcgtg atctcggacg gcaagctgac cgacctccgc aagtacccca caggtgccct
    17881 gcccgaattg ctcgaggcgt ttcacagcct gcgcgacgag atcggcacag atccgcgcgc
    17941 cgtcgtcgcc gcaggggccg ggccggtgaa ggacggaacc atccgcctga ccaacgcaaa
    18001 cctcgatctg tccgagagtg atatcggcag ggccaccggc gcgcagcata cctttgtgat
    18061 caatgatttc accgctgccg catggtccgt tgccgaagtc accggcgacg atgtcgaagt
    18121 tctgcaagga gccacgacac caccccccgg cacaaggctg gtggttgggt cgggcaccgg
    18181 acttggcgtc ggcgccctgc ttttttcgga agggcgttac cacacagcat cgggagaagg
    18241 aggccatatc ggcctatcgc cccgccacgt cgatgaggtc gagattttcc gcgcggcccg
    18301 ccagatcgct ccggattgct tctttgacga tactctggtg ttagaggccg aaatgttcct
    18361 tagcggcacc ggtctgccga tcctgtacca agccgctggc atggcagccg gtcaggccga
    18421 tacaccagtg cgcagcgcca gagacattct ggatgacgcc cgagcgcaaa cagactcgat
    18481 cgcggtgaga accgccgata tgttcactgc tcacttgggc gcggtcatgg gcgatttggc
    18541 cgtcgtgctc atgcccaccg gtggcatttt ccttgtcggc ggcgttgcca aaaaaaaccg
    18601 ctggctgttc caacaagcat tccgcgacgc gttcaacgcg ggtggccggt tcagcgatct
    18661 gcggcgcaca ttcaacctct atgtgtcaga acaggacgaa tttggcattg ttggcgctaa
    18721 caatttctgc aaaagtgcgc tcgcgcggta gactgaccgc ccgatcccat gaattagaaa
    18781 ggacccggca tgatcttgtg ctgcggtgaa gccctgatcg acatgatccc taccttgacc
    18841 gcttcgggtg atgaggggtt tgtgccccat tcgggcggtg ccgttttcaa tacggctgtt
    18901 gcattgggac gactgggggc accagccggg ctgctgacag gcttgtcttc ggatatgttc
    18961 gggcaacagc tcgcctcggc cctgcaggcc agccatgtgg acgacaacca tgtgatccgc
    19021 tcggaccgcc caacgacgat ggcctttgtg cagttgaaag acgggcacgc aacctacagc
    19081 ttcatagatg aaaactcggc cgggcggatg cttttgcccg aggacatgcc aaaccagtta
    19141 ccagcggtat ccgcactgta cttcggcggg atcagcctgg cctgcgaacc ctgcgcggat
    19201 gcttatgccg cgcttttgga caaacacggg gcggatcggg cggtgatgat tgatccgaat
    19261 atccgtccgg acttcatcaa ggaccagacc cgttatcgca cccggctcaa ccggatgatc
    19321 gcgcaggcgg atatcgtgaa ggtctcggat gaggatctgg actggatcgt ccctggcccc
    19381 gaaagcatcg ccgagaaagt gcctctgctg ctgcaggcag gaccggccgt tgtgattgtc
    19441 acccggggca gcgacggagc gtctggctat ctggcggatg ggtccgaaat ctcggtcccc
    19501 gttccaccgg tcgaggtggt ggacacggtc ggtgcaggcg acacattcaa cgctggcgtt
    19561 ctggctgaac tcgaacgtgc gggccaccta aacaaactcg ccctacacgc cctaactccc
    19621 gaccaactgc gtgcagccct cttaaagggt gcgaaagtcg ccgccgtcac cgtatcccgc
    19681 cctggggcaa atccgccttg ggtgcacgag ctttgaccct tgtgagaccg acatgaaacg
    19741 atccgacatc aatgccatca agaccgaggc cgaggccttt atacgctcat tcggtgcggt
    19801 tctaccgccc tttgccaact ggcctccgga acagatgcgc agcgacaagg ccgccggcat
    19861 tcgcgagcgc gggttgggtt gggatattac cgattacggg cagggccgct ttgacgaact
    19921 tggcctgttc ctattcactt tgcgcaacgg cgaagtgggc gatctgaata acggccgggg
    19981 gatgctctat gcggaaaaac tgttggtctc acgcgacaaa cagctgtcgc cgatgcaccg
    20041 ccacatcatc aaggccgagg atatcatcaa ccggggcggc ggcgatctgg tgatggaaat
    20101 ctatgcctcg gacgccgaag gtggcattga ccgcgataac cccgttatcg tgcccagcga
    20161 tggctgcccg gtcactatca aacccggcga gctgctacgc ctgaaacctg gcgaaagcgt
    20221 caccctgatg cctggcatct ggcacgcgtt ctgggccgaa aagggcgatt gtctgatcgg
    20281 tgaagtctcg accgtcaatg acgaccgcac cgataacgtg ttcgaagatc cgatccctcg
    20341 tttcgccacc atcgaagaag acgccgcgcc cgatttcctt ctggtcgcgg actactattc
    20401 ctgaaaaaag ataagtccct tttcctaaac cggaaaagcg cattaacatg gtccttgaag
    20461 ccggggttga gggtgttagc ctcaacccgc gcgcgcccat tgcaagagga ccggtcccat
    20521 ggtcacgaaa gccgagcttg aagcccaggt cgccgatctg cgccgccaat tggacgagca
    20581 aaaggcggcc agccaacagg cacctgaacc agagccgcat gacacagtgg ccgacagaat
    20641 tgccgaaaac ttcgacaact ggtccggtca gttggaagaa gccctgaccg aattggaaga
    20701 cttgccgcaa aaacgaccga tcctgtttgc gcttggtatt ttcacgcttg gctatttgct
    20761 aggccggtcc cggtaggagc ccgatcatga gccgcatttc ccgcaatatc tcgatcattc
    20821 tgcgtgccga acggctgatc gcgcaacgcc atgtggcggt ggccgcacgt cgcaccggtt
    20881 tctatgccgc agcggggctg gccgtagggc tggcggtcat catgatgaat gtggccgggt
    20941 ttttctggct gtctgcaatc ctgtcaaaac cgctggcggc cctgattatg gccggggcca
    21001 acctgctgct ggcgctgatc cttgcgctgg tggccaatac gcagaacgcg caggccgata
    21061 caacagcggc ggtggagctg cgcgacatgg ccttgcagga catcgagacc gagatcaaag
    21121 acaccctgtc cgaggcgcgc ggcaccgtag caggcctcag gcgcgacccg ctgggcgcgc
    21181 tgacgcccga tgtcatcagc acgatcctgg ggatgttggt cagatacgcc cggcggcgaa
    21241 aaaacaagcc ggaccaatag agcgtttaca tcattcgcgc tgcggcgcgg gcaatcacca
    21301 tctcttcgtt cgttgggatc gtaaggattc gaacacggct gaagtcagtc gacagaaccg
    21361 tgccgccatc ggcgtttctg ttgggatcca tctcgatccc gatccagcgc attccctcgc
    21421 aaaccctttg tcggatctga gccgcgttct cgcctatccc gcctgtaaaa accaaggcat
    21481 ccagcccttc cagcgcggcg gacaacgccc caagttcacg gcgtatacgg aaaacgtagt
    21541 agtcgatcgc gcgacgcgct tcgggcgttt ccgcagccaa aagagtgcgc atatcggacg
    21601 acattcccga caggccaagc aggccagact tgcgatagag catttcggcg atttcatctg
    21661 cactcatgcc ctcctgctgc atcatgtaaa gcacgacacc tgggtccagc tgtccgctgc
    21721 gggtgcccat cggcaatccg tccagcgcag aaaagcccat ggtcgaggca agcgcccgtc
    21781 caccagagac cgcgcacata gatgccccgt ttcccagatg ggcgataacc acgcggccgt
    21841 catacaggct cggggcaatt tccttcagtt tctgcgtgat gtaatcatag ctcaggccat
    21901 gaaacccgta acggcgcaca cccttgtcat aatagctttg cggcaacgcg aaagtgtcgt
    21961 tgacccacgg gtgtgtccgg tgaaaggcag tgtcgaaaca ggcaacctga accgtgtcgg
    22021 gaaaggcggc gctggccgcc tgaattccgg caaggctata gggttggtgc agcggggcaa
    22081 aaggaacaaa ctcggccagt gtttcaacaa ctttttcgtc gatctgcacg ggctcggaat
    22141 aaacggttcc accatgaacg acccggtgac caatagcgcg gatgtgaatg tccggaagat
    22201 actcctgtgc catatccaga aaggcctgaa tggcaccatc atgccctttg gcgtcggtaa
    22261 gcggctggtc gactgaccgc cctccggagg attccgccag cagtcgagga gcatccccca
    22321 agcgttcaat ctggccatgc caccgcattc tgggacggtt gccctcgccc agttcataca
    22381 gcccaaattt caacgaagaa gatccggcgt tcaacgccag aacatggtca gccatggatt
    22441 ttacctttgt tcgtccgtgc atgtagcgca gcaacagcgc aagaagccag ccgcgacgcg
    22501 tcatcatctg cccgtgatgt caaaatgatt ggcacagcgg caccaacaac gatccccgcc
    22561 gcctcagcgt gcgagatata ggtcagctgt ttcgccacca tattccccgc ctcgatattc
    22621 ggagccacca gaatatctgc ggctccggcg acctcggagg taatgccctt ggtgcgcgcc
    22681 gcgttcagat caatcgcgtt gtccatcgcc agagggccat cgaccagacc gcctgtgatc
    22741 tgcccgcgct cggccatttt cgacagcagc gcagcatcca cagacgaggg catatgcggg
    22801 ttgatcgtct caaccgccga caaaacgcca accttcggcg tttcgatccc gatggaatgc
    22861 gccaagtgga tagcgttctg tacgatatcg gccttggttt ccaggtcggg ggcgatgttg
    22921 actgccgcat ccgtcaccat aataggccgt gacatgccag gcacatccat tacgaacaca
    22981 tgtgacaggc gccgccctgt ccgcagcccc ctgtcccgac gcaacaccgc gcgcagcagc
    23041 acatccgtat gcaaatgccc cttcatcaag gtctgcgcct tgccttcgac cacaaggtca
    23101 accgcgcgat gagcagcgat ttcatggctg ttggcctcga tgatttcgat ccccgacaga
    23161 ctggcaccca gttcggccgc agcagcggcg atcttgtccg ggtcacccaa caggatcggc
    23221 gtgatgatgc ccttggcctt gcccagcagc gcacccccca gcgagttcgg ctcttccggg
    23281 gcaaccactg cggtgggcat cgggtccatc ggctcggcct gtgcgatcag cgcgtcgaag
    23341 tgacggtggc gctgaacgat caggccgggc acttccaccg agtcgaaggt catgtgcttg
    23401 gctggcggcg tcacctgaac ctcgccgctg agaaccagag cattatcgcc gacgcggcgc
    23461 acttcggcgg cacacagcaa atcaccatcc tcgcgctttt cagtcacggt gacaaaagcg
    23521 gtaacttcgt cgcccgccac gacgggaagg tggaaagaca ggttcgccca acgggtctgc
    23581 gttcccgcac ccggaaggat attgcccaga actgccgcta tcaggcctgc aggccacagg
    23641 gccggggcca ctgcctcggg gcggccgtca ccatcgccat catatcccgc cagatgcagc
    23701 ggattgtgat cgcccgatgc cgaagcaaaa gcgtaaaggt cgtcgatcgt acacaggcgc
    23761 gtcacctgcg cttcgtcgcc tacttccacc tgcgcgtaag tgcggttttc ttctatcttc
    23821 attgctgttt ggccttgttc actgcagcag ccttgcgcgc ccgggatttg ggggcaggct
    23881 tggtcgtggc atcggatttc ttttcaacct cagcaagatc gagtgtctcg tacagcgcct
    23941 gcgccatccc tacaagttcg ggcgacgggt ccgggatatc gcccagaaca cgcttgatca
    24001 gatccacagc ctgttttctt tcagacgcac gcggcagcag atcgggcaac gagtccatcg
    24061 cgccctgttc gtcaaaggtc acgatcacgg tctgttcgtg cagcatccgc tgacgttgtt
    24121 cgacagtcag attcttgaag ggtgcttcat tcctgaacac atgtgcccat cggtgcagaa
    24181 tctcggcccg gaagctctga ttgctggcac ccagcaggat cagcaggcgg atcacagcct
    24241 cgggcaggcc gccctgtttc atatgcgcca gcgcagcctc gacctgcggc aacgagcgga
    24301 gggattcagg gtctggcaag gtgcggtgcg ccgcgtattt cttaccgaac caggtcgcca
    24361 gtggcccacc ccagagcgta aagaacgcgg cctcatacca cgcatcgcgc aggtcccggt
    24421 tcaggtccat gacttgttcg atccagtcag cggtcagttt ctcaagctca aggaaaggat
    24481 tgtccggcgc ggcaggttcg cgctgctcgc gcactgtatc ggccagatgc tccacgccct
    24541 tcatcacagg gttcgcagag gacatggcgg cccgctgcac ccgtaaagga tgcagctcgc
    24601 gcagggcttt cgcccccatc ggcattgaca gcgaccgcac agcaggacgc ccgaaggttt
    24661 catagacgtt ggcctgtacc tcggacatat gggccacggc ggcaaagctg gcttcgtcct
    24721 cctgcccatc gtccagcgcg gccacatctt ccaaagtacg gtcatagaac cgaacctcaa
    24781 accgtttgtc ctgaccttct ccttctatgt tctcgatcac catctcatag agacctggcg
    24841 ccatcgcttc gaccgtttcc agagtcgagg ccagctcggt atgctccttg cgcgccactt
    24901 tggacgaaac aaaaatgccc agatggccga cctcgtcatg cagcatgtag atgatccgct
    24961 gcccgcgcag acgaatttcc tcttcgtcgg cataagtggc ggcaatccag ttcagcgcct
    25021 gctgcggtgg agtgatgtta tcgccctggc tggcgaagac aaagatcggg ccctttatct
    25081 ccttgatgtc caccggaaca cctggctcca actgcgcggt gttcttgacc aaccggtttc
    25141 cgacaaacag ctgctcgaca atccagtgga tttctgcctc gttcagggta aaatagccac
    25201 cccaccagcg ttcaaagtcg atgaagcgtt tccagcccgc ttcggggtcg cgatagaggt
    25261 cgaaatactt gccgaaatag ttccggctgg ggttcaactg ttcgaagttc atcacaagat
    25321 tagcaccgtc gaacgtgccc gcacccaggt cggaccacag catcggttgc cacgtgcccc
    25381 ccagaacgcc ggcgttgtag cgcatggggt tctcgcccac ctcgcctgac catggcgcaa
    25441 ccggcgcacc gttcaggatc aacggcccgg tcaggtccgg attgcaggcg gccatcagca
    25501 aggtcgccca cccgccctga cagttccccg tcaccacggg ctgagggctg tccgggtggc
    25561 gcgcccgcac ggtgcggaca aaaccggcct cggtgtgcat gatatcggca agggtctggc
    25621 cgggcaccgg atcacgccca aaactaacga aatacaccgg atggcctttc gacagggcaa
    25681 cgcccacctg actgtccggc ttgaaacccc cgatcccacc accatgaccc gcgcgcggat
    25741 caatgatgat ataggggcgt ttcgtatcca caactgtcac acccttgggc ggcaggatgc
    25801 gcagcaattg gtaattgcag gcgcgtttca gggactttcc gtcgactatg atctcgtagt
    25861 cataaaccag taccgggggg cagcctgcag cctcatgctc cagaaacaca tcgccacgtt
    25921 cgcgcagcgc gtccatggtc aacaccaccc gctgcgaggc gtccttcaga taggccgccc
    25981 agtcttttgc cacggattgc gaacccacaa ggtgctgcga cacatcggca aatccctgta
    26041 tcaggtcacg ggtgcgttcc gagtgagttt cggcgatctt tgtcgactgc aaccgcacag
    26101 atttggccag caggtgccac tgcacccccg actgatccag cgcacgggtc acaatatcaa
    26161 acgtccggtc ctgtaccgct gccgcatcct gcgccatctc tgaacctagt ttcagcgagg
    26221 tcttctggac attcgaaaac atgagcctct tcctttccca gtccggtttc aggcgttgac
    26281 acctttcgcc aatggcaggt gataggcgag gccgaggaca accgctctgg ttccgtccag
    26341 tctgaacatt cagcccgccc ttccgtgcat tctgcaatgc agcatactga gtttcgatat
    26401 gggactcaaa ctcaatgccg caatgccgca tagcaagaaa aattgacaat ggtgttttgc
    26461 cctcggcagg ggagtttagg cggattcttc gctagaaccg ctgcgaaccg ttgacccatt
    26521 cttcccctcg caaccgcagc ggcaatccgg aacaatcaga ggtatacaaa gcgatgaaaa
    26581 ataaagctct cgtttatgat ctggatcaaa attcatcacc tttagaaacg ctattgaggt
    26641 accgtagaaa aagaatcaaa cgcgaacagt ccagccgaat gagccagatg acgagccgcc
    26701 gggcgtttct aagcgccagc atgttccggg aggacagtaa tactgttcga ccgccgggtt
    26761 cggccgcgcc gggctttgtg gatcagtgct ccaaatgcgg agactgcgcc gaggcctgcc
    26821 ccgagaacgt gattgcgatt ggccaggatg gttttccggt gtttcagccc ggcggcgatc
    26881 cctgtacgtt ctgtggcgat tgcgccaagg cctgtccgac ggatgccctg caaatcgaac
    26941 gcctggccga ctggtcttgg cgcgcagcca ttcaggatgc ctcgtgcttg tccatgaacg
    27001 gcgtcagctg ccgcatctgt caggacaatt gcgagcagaa tgccatccgg ttcaggctgc
    27061 aactgggcgg acgggcggaa cccgcactgg atgctgagac ctgcaatgga tgcggtgcct
    27121 gcgtggcgct ctgccctgtc gatgctgtcg cgtttgaacg tcggcccata actcaaacgg
    27181 aaacggttca atgaatatct gcggttgcct tgcacatgtc gcacaagaac agactgacgc
    27241 cgccgcgcaa acgatgcggg acacgccggg cgtcgaagtt catgcccagg cagaagatgg
    27301 ccgtttcgtc atcgttgtcg aagacacacc cgaccgcctt gcgtccgaga tcatcatgga
    27361 tctgcatcag atccccggag tgatttcact gacgctgact tatcatcatt tcgaggatct
    27421 cgcggaaagc gctccgcatc ccgaggcccc aagccaaacc accagccgga ggctcacgct
    27481 atgactactt cagaatctcg ccggacattt ctcaaggcct cagcggccgc tgccactgcg
    27541 tcagccgcag gcatccctct ggccaccggt caggccaatg cgcaaaccgg ggcccccgat
    27601 atccgctggg acaaggcggc ctgccgcttt tgcggcacag gttgctcggt tctggtcggc
    27661 acaaaggacg gccgtgttgt ggccacccaa ggcgacccgg acgcgccggt caaccgcggc
    27721 ctgaactgca tcaagggcta tttcctgtct aaaatcatgt acggcaagga ccgcctgacg
    27781 acgccgctgc tgcgtaaatc gaacggcgtc tacgacaaga acggtgaatt cgagccagtc
    27841 agctgggacg aagccttcga cgtcatggcc gcaaaatgga aagaggctct ggccaagaaa
    27901 ggcccgacca gcgtcggcat gttcggctct ggccaatgga cggtctggga aggttatgcc
    27961 gccgccaaga tgatgaaggc cgggttccgg tcgaacaaca ttgaccccaa cgcacgccac
    28021 tgcatggctt cggccgttgt cggctttatc cgcaccttcg gcatcgacga gccgatgggc
    28081 tgctatgacg acctcgagca cgcggacacc ttcgtgctct ggggctctaa catggccgag
    28141 atgcacccga tcctgtggtc gcgcctgaca gacacccgcc tgaccaaacc gggatgtgag
    28201 gtgcatgtac tgtcgacctt tgaacaccgc tcgttcgagt tggccgacaa cggcatggtc
    28261 ttcaacccgc agaccgacct ggcgatcctg aactatatcg ccaactacat catccagacc
    28321 ggcgcggtga acgaagagtt cgtcaataac cacgtcaaca tcaccaaaac cgctaccgat
    28381 atcggttatg gcctgcgcga cagccacccg ctgcagcaag aggccgccaa ccccaatgtc
    28441 ggcaagatgg aaccgatcag ctttgaagaa tatgccgaag cggtcgcgcc atacacactg
    28501 gaatacaccg cagaactttc gggcgtgccc gccgaccggc tggaaaaact ggccaagcaa
    28561 tatgccgacc cgaaccgcaa ggtcatgagc ctgtggacca tgggcttcaa ccagcacacc
    28621 cgcgggtcgt gggtgaactc gctgatgtac aacgtgcacc tgcttgtcgg taagatttcg
    28681 gaaccgggca actcaccctt ctcgctgacc ggtcagccct cggcctgcgg caccgcgcgt
    28741 gaggttggca cctttgccca ccgtctgccc gccgacatgg tcgtgatgaa cgacaaacac
    28801 cgtgaaatct gcgaaaccgc ctggaacgta cccgctggca ccatcccggc caagcccggc
    28861 ttccacgccg tgctgcagca ccgcaaactg aaagatggcg acctgaatgc ctattgggtg
    28921 cagtgcacca acaacatgca ggccgcgccc aacatcaacg aagaaggcta tcccggctat
    28981 cgcaacccgg aaaacttcat cgccgtatcc gacccctatc cgacagtcac agccgtttcc
    29041 gccgacctga tcctgcccac cgcaatgtgg gtcgaaaagg aaggcgccta tggcaacgcc
    29101 gaacgccgca cccagttctg gcggcagcag gtcaaagcac cgggcgaggc caagtcggac
    29161 ctgtggcagg tcatggaatt ctcgaaacgc tttaccgtag aagaagtctg gggcgaagaa
    29221 ctgttggcca ccatgccaga acaccgcggc aagaccatgt atgaggtgct gttcgccaat
    29281 ggtgcgatcg acaaataccc cctgtccgag accgccgaag gctttgacaa cgacgaatcc
    29341 gagcatttcg gctattacgt tcagaagggc ctgttcgagg aatatgccga gttcggccgc
    29401 ggccatgcgc acgatctggc gccgttcgaa acctatcacg aagcccgcgg cctgcgctgg
    29461 ccggtcgtgg acgggaaaga gacgctctat cgcttccgcg aaggctatga cccctatgtg
    29521 cccgaaggcg caggcgtgaa gttctatggc aagaaggacg gcaaagccaa tattatcttt
    29581 gccccctacg agcccgccgc cgaagaaccg gatgaggaat tcgatctgtg gctgtgtacc
    29641 ggtcgcgtgc tggaacactg gcattcaggc tcgatgacgc gccgggtacc ggaactgcac
    29701 cgcgcctacc cgaacgcagt cgtctatatg cacccgcagg acgccaagga tcggggtctg
    29761 cggcgcggtc aggaaattgt tctgtcgacg cgtcgcggcg aggtcaccag ccgggtcgag
    29821 acccgcgggc gcaacaaggc accgcgcggt ctggtcttca tgccgtggtt cgacgagcat
    29881 cagctgacca acaagctgac gctggacgca acctgcccgc tgtcgaaaga aaccgacttc
    29941 aagaaatgcg cgtgtaaagt cgaacgcgcg taaccgggaa ggatcgcaaa ggtagtcccc
    30001 atgtccctga ccggtactcc tctctcgccg caacggcgcc gattcctgca ggattcggca
    30061 cgcgcggcag gcggctgcgt ggtcgccggg tcgttgctgg cctggttggc ccgcgatgcc
    30121 cgcgcgctgc cggccgaggc attgcgcccg cccggcgcgt tggcggaaca ggagttcctg
    30181 tcggcctgca tccgctgtgg gctatgcgtg cgggactgcc cttacgacac cttgaaactg
    30241 gccgaacttg gggccgatgc cgttgcaact ggcacgccct atttcacggc gcgcgacgtg
    30301 ccgtgtgaaa tgtgcgacga cataccttgc gtcgccgcct gccccaccgg tgcgctggac
    30361 ccggggctgg acaatatcga tgacgcagaa atgggcgtgg cggttctggt cgaccaggag
    30421 aactgcctga acttcctcgg gctgcgctgc gacgtctgtt atcgtgtttg ccctgtcatt
    30481 gatgaggcga ttacgttgga aaccgcacac aatgaccgct ctggtcacca tgcgatgttc
    30541 attccgactg tccatgcaga tcgttgtact ggttgcggca tgtgcgaaaa aagctgcgtt
    30601 ctgcccgaag ctgcgatcaa ggttctgccc acaagactgg cgcgcggcag cagtgcggac
    30661 cactaccgca aaggctggga agaaaaagag acccatggcg gcccgcttgt ggacggcctc
    30721 atcgacctgc ccgaccgcct gccggggccg ggcacggaca atctggccac accgggtggt
    30781 ttcgctccca cctatgatct tccgggggta ggacaatgag cgcccgcacc cacctgccgg
    30841 tcggacagga ggccaaggcc accaaaggtt ggatcggcgc gcaccgttat ttgctgctac
    30901 gccgaacaag tcagctgttc tttctggccc tgttcctgct gggcccctgg ttcggcatct
    30961 gggtcgtaca gggcacactt gcgggatcgc tgacccttgg cgtgctgcct ctgaccgatc
    31021 ctctggttct gttgcagagc atcgtggccg ggcattggcc cgaactgaca gcgctgattg
    31081 gtggagtgat cgtactggtc gcctatgcgc tgatcggcgg ccgcgtctat tgttcctggg
    31141 tctgcccgat caacccggtg accgacgcgg caaactggct gcaccgccgg ctggatttgc
    31201 cgaaaggctg gcaaccaaaa cgcaacaccc gtctttggat tttggcgaca gttctgatcg
    31261 tctcgggcct gaccggcgtg atcgcgtggg agttggttaa cccgatcacc atgctgcacc
    31321 gcgggctgat cttcggcgcc ggatttgtct gggcgctgat tgctgcgatc ttcgtatttg
    31381 acctggtcgt cgcgcgccac ggctggtgcg gccatatctg cccggtcggc gccttctatg
    31441 gcctgatcgg cagcaaaagc ctgctgcgtg tcagcgccgc caatcggacg gcctgcgatg
    31501 actgcatgga ttgctatgcg gtttgccccg aaaaccagat catttcgccc gcattgaagg
    31561 gcaagcccag cacgacaccg ctgatcctgt cgccggactg caccaattgc ggtcgctgta
    31621 tcgatgtatg cgccgtcgat gtcttcaaat ttactcaccg gttcgacgac cacgtcgtcg
    31681 caccttccga tccagttccc gcgcctgagc cgcgcgaagc cagacctatc taagggagtg
    31741 ccaagatgaa aaaatcaatc gtgacaggcg gaattaccct gatccccgtt ttgctcctga
    31801 gcgggttcgc ccttgcccag tcagcccagg tagaaaccct gcgcggggcg gaggtggatg
    31861 aacccatccc cctgcaccag atccacaagg atgtcgaagg gcggatgcag cgcaactatc
    31921 gtcaacaacc gccactgatc ccgcattcgg tcgagcagta ccagatcgac gtgcgcacca
    31981 atcaatgcct ttcctgccat gactggacca aagccggcga ccgcaacgcg ccgactctgt
    32041 cgatgaccca ttatctggat cgcgacggca acgagttgga ccaagtcgca ggcacccggt
    32101 atttctgcaa ccagtgccac gtgcctcagg cggatgctcc tgcgttggtc gacaacgttt
    32161 ttgaaccctc gtccggcaac taatccaacg caagtctgaa aggagcacca acatggcaga
    32221 ctcccccgaa aaacgcggat ggataggccg catctggaac gcaatctgga caccggctgt
    32281 catgttcagc tcgggctttt tgatcttggc aggatttctg gccggtatcc tgttctgggg
    32341 cgggttccac tggacgctgg aactgaccaa tactgaggaa ttctgtacct cgtgccacac
    32401 gatggaaacc aacctgggcg agtatcgcga gacgatccat tacaataacc actcgggcgt
    32461 gcgcgcgatc tgttccgact gccacgtgcc gcatgagtgg aaccacaaga tcaaggccaa
    32521 gatcatggcc gtcaaggacg tctaccacga gctggcaggc actatcagca cgcctgaaaa
    32581 atacgaagag caccggctga gcatggcctc ggccgtctgg aaaaagatga aggcgtcaga
    32641 cagccgcgaa tgccgcaact gtcacaattt cgactacatg gactttacca tccaggaaac
    32701 ccgtgccgcg tctgaacacc agcgcgcaat cgacaacaac atgacctgca tcgactgtca
    32761 ccagggcatc gcacacacac tgccgccgaa ctaccttgag acctatcagc agatcaccga
    32821 ggaactggcc ggcgcgccct cgggcaagct tcagcaccag gtggcggatg gcagcgctga
    32881 aatccggtca ttcttgacca atcaggcgga ataagagggg caagatatgc tggaacttct
    32941 gggaactatc ggggccaaca ttatcagcct gccaggtatt ctgggccttg cgctgggaat
    33001 gatgacacgg cgtgtgtggc tgggcggcct gatgggtggc gcagtcggcg taatggaaac
    33061 gcttgtcttt gcccattgga actttgccaa tgtcgagacg attgagcttt tgattgcggt
    33121 tgtcgtcggt ctgtgcgcgg gttcgctggg ctcagccatc cgcatcaagg gcacaacagc
    33181 gtaaaatttc ggacctgttc aatgttcacc cggcgcttgg cgtcgggtga acatatttct
    33241 gggggtggat gtcacgcccc tacattgacc accattttac cgaaattccc gccgctgagc
    33301 agttggttca gcgcatccgg cgcattttct aggccatcga ccatgtgttc tttgtactgg
    33361 atcgatccat cggcgatcca actggtcatg tcacggcgga attcctcata aactgctcgt
    33421 gtgaagctgt cgaaaataat gaagccttgc atttttacct tcatgcgtag cagcgtgccc
    33481 atgattgccg ggcccatgtc cggcccatcg ggcaatcccg gcaggttgta ccaggcgacg
    33541 acaccgcaga ccggcacccg agcaaagggg ttcagcagcg gcagcacccc atacaagacc
    33601 ttaccgccga cattttcaaa atagacgtca attccgtccg ggcaggtctg ttgcaactgc
    33661 tcggcgaaat ccggcgcctt gtgatcgaca caggcgtcaa accccaaatt ctcaacgaca
    33721 tgcgcgcatt tttccgcacc acccgcgaca cctacaaccc ggcatccttt gagctttgcg
    33781 atttgcccga cagtcgcccc gaccggaccc gcagcagctg caaccaccac agtttctccc
    33841 ggcttcggct caccgatttt caacagtcca gcataggcgg tgtagccggg catcccgagg
    33901 atacccaaag cccaggacgg gttttgcgga gatttgccaa ggttcattac ttcggtcccg
    33961 tcagaaatcg cataatcctg ccatccgcta ccggacagga cgtaatcccc ggcctcaaac
    34021 ccatccaatt tcgaaatcac gacctgcccc acgacctgag cggtcatgac gccgccaatg
    34081 gcaacaggtt ctgcatatga tttcgcatcg ttcatacgcc cacgcatata ggggtccaga
    34141 gacaggtaca cagtgcgcac cagcatttca ttcggtccgg ggctcggaac ctcggtcgtg
    34201 gccatgcgca gcgtgttttc gtccggctgg ccgctggggc gttcgttcaa aacgatctga
    34261 cggttgacgt ctggggattg cgccatttca tgtctccttt gtttggtctc gccctgcgac
    34321 cagggtttgc ttagacactg tgcagaaagc tctcgggctc gcaatgcaat acaccctgtc
    34381 cctgactcaa cctccgctac ggaaagctgt tggcgtctga ccgaattccg ccttgaacgc
    34441 ccgggtcatg gcgctggcgt tctcataccc gcagcgaccg gcgatttccg cgatggactg
    34501 ttccgtttct tccgccagtt tacgtgcaag attcaggcgc agacgccggt acagcgcctg
    34561 tggcgtggtc ttcagttcgg cctgaatccg cccttcaagc cgcttttgcg agcagccgct
    34621 tttgcgggca atgtccttga tcgtcaaagg tgtttccaag tttgcctgca tcaaggtcag
    34681 cgcccggttg accagagtgt cctcggattt gagcggcagc gtgtaatgat ccgcaccacc
    34741 ccggctcatc agcagatgcg cgacctccat cgacaacagc ggcccgtgat ctcgacgaat
    34801 tagggccgag gcgagatcaa acgccgccat cgccccggaa catgtcagcc ggttgccgtc
    34861 gatgacatac cgctcctgga ccgcgttgac cgcgggaaag gtctcttcga accgggccag
    34921 ttcatcccag tgaatcgtcg ccctgtgatc gttcagcaac cccgcccggg ccaacagcca
    34981 gctgccggtg tccaggcccg ccagctgctt gtgttttccc gcagccgaca gcactgcgcg
    35041 aatggtgtca cgcgtttcca acttgagaaa accataagat ggcatgacta ccaagacgtc
    35101 tccgcgctga tcactcaatg ccccattcgg cgtgacggca agaccgctgg agctttcaac
    35161 cggccttcta tcaatcgagc agaagtgcca cgcatacagc ctctgccgcg ccaatgtatt
    35221 tgcggcgcgt aacggctcga ccatgttggc caagcagtgg ttcgagaacc catcgaacag
    35281 cagaatgtta tactggcggg tcaaattttt tccaactctg cacaattcag ggctaagtct
    35341 gcatgccgca taaaagcgca atgccgtttc ctgcgtcaat cacctatcta aggaaacgcg
    35401 ccatgcagtt tggtctgtca gaagaacagg aaatgatcgt ttcgactgtt cgcagcttcg
    35461 tcgaaaacga aatctacccg cacgaagccg aggttgaacg caccggtcac gtcccgcatg
    35521 agttgggcga acagatcaag cagaagtgta tcgaccttgg cttctacgcc tgcaacttcc
    35581 ccgaagaggt tggcggcgcc ggtctgtcgc atctcgactt cacgctggtc gagcgtgaac
    35641 tgggccgagg atcgatggcg ttaacgcact tctttggccg tccgcagaac atcctgatgg
    35701 cctgtaacga cgagcagcgt gaacgctatc tgctgcccgc cgtacgtggc gagaaaatgg
    35761 acgcgctggc gatgaccgag ccggatgcgg gctcggatgt gcgcggcatg aaatgtcagg
    35821 ccgtgcgcga tggcggggac tgggtcgtca atggctccaa acacttcatc tcgggcgcgg
    35881 agcacgcgga tttcttcatc gtcttcatcg ccaccggcgt tgatgagacc ccgaaagggc
    35941 caaagaaacg gatcaccacc tttctggtgg atcgtggaac accggggttc gaagtgcgcg
    36001 agggctataa ctcggtcagc cacaagggct acaagaacta tatcctgtat ttcgacaatt
    36061 gccgcctgcc cgacgcacag gttttgggtg aagttgatgg cggctttgcc gtgatgaacg
    36121 aatggctcta tgccacccgt ctgacggttg cggccttctc ggtcggtcgt gcgcgccgct
    36181 gctttgacta cgctctgcac tatgccgccg agcgcaaaca gttcggtcag cccatcggca
    36241 aattccaggg catcggcttt cagatcgccg acatgatcac cgagattgac gccgccgatt
    36301 ggctgaccct ggccgccgcg tggcgtctgg accagaacct gccctcgaac cgcgagattg
    36361 cctcggccaa gctgtacgcc tccgagacgc tggcgcgggt caccgatacc acgctgcaga
    36421 tctatggtgg catgggcctg atggatgact tcccgatcga gcgtttctgg cgcgatgccc
    36481 gtgtcgagcg catctgggac ggcaccagcg agattcagcg tcacatcatc agccgcgatc
    36541 ttctgcgtcc cctcggcgca taagtccacg tcccggcggc gagtgggttc tggcaggtta
    36601 cgctctcatc ctgtcctgac ccgcttgccg ccgggggcat ttccaacgac tcgatcagga
    36661 ttgtcgatga acaaagatct tacccggctt ctgcgcccga aaaccattgc cgtcgttggg
    36721 ggcggcgcgt ggtgccaaca ggttattctg caatcggaac gcatgggtta cgcaggtcaa
    36781 atctggccgg tgcaccccaa ggccacggaa atcgcgggtc attcggtcta tgggcacctc
    36841 gaagacctgc ccgaagcccc cgacgccgtg ttcatcggca ttaaccgcca agccacgatc
    36901 gaggccgttc atatcctgtc tagcatgggc gcgggcggcg cggtgtgttt cgcctcgggt
    36961 ttttccgagg cggtggccga agatgacacg ggcggagacc tgcaagacca actgatcgcg
    37021 gcggccggtg acatgcccat tctgggacca aactgctatg gtttcatcaa cgcgctggac
    37081 ggcgcgctgc tgtggccgga ccagcatggg gcaaccccgg tggacaaggg cgttgcgatc
    37141 ctgacgcaaa gctcgaacat ctcgatcaac ctgaccatgc agaaacgtgg cctgccgatt
    37201 gcctatatgg tgacctgcgg gaacatggcg cagaccagcc aggccgagat cgcctcggcc
    37261 ctgatcgacg atccgcgtgt aaccgccgtg ggtctgcata tcgaaggctt caaggacatt
    37321 cgcgaatggg aagcgctggc cgccaaggcg catggcaaag gcatcccgct ggtggcgctc
    37381 aaagtcggcg catccgaaca ggcgcaggcc gccaccgtat cgcatactgc ctctctggcc
    37441 ggcagcgatg ccggggcgca ggccttgttg gaacgtctgg gtatcccgcg cctgtcggcc
    37501 ctgccagatt tcttggaaac gctgaaactg ttgcattgct atgggccgct gccgggcggc
    37561 aacatcgcct cgatcagctg ttcggggggc gaggccagcc tgatcgcgga tatggccgta
    37621 ggcaccggcc tgaccttccc gcgtctgacc gacgacaaga aagcccgcct gcgcgatgcg
    37681 ctcgggccga tggtcgcgct gaataacccg ctggattacc acacctatat ctggcgtgac
    37741 gaagaggcga tggccaaagc gtggtccggt atgaccggcg acgatatcga cctgaccttc
    37801 tcaatcgtcg actatccgac aactgacgcg accgactgga cctgcgcctc gcgtgcggcc
    37861 ttaaaagtcc gcgccgacac cggcgcgcgg ttcgcgattg ccgcgacatt gccggaactg
    37921 ctgcccgaag acctcgcgca ggagctgacg gctgggggcg ttgtgccctt catgggcctg
    37981 cgcgaagctc tggccgccac ccgcgctgcg gctcaggtcg cggcaccctc cacgcatccg
    38041 gtctggctgc cgggcactgc tgaggccaac cggaccctga ccgagggcga atccaaacag
    38101 gctttggccg attgcggcct gcgcatccct caaaaccgta cggtgcgcag cccagaggaa
    38161 gcccaaaccg cagcacagga aatggacgcg cccttcgccg tcaaaggcgt tggtcttgcg
    38221 cataaatccg agcattctgc tgttcgtctg ggcgttcagg ccgacgacgt ggcaaatgtt
    38281 gccgccgata taggaaccaa cgagattctg gtcgaagaga tgatcaccgg aaccgttgcc
    38341 gagctgctgg tcggcgtggt ccgcgacccg gcccacggtt ttgtgctcac cctgggtgca
    38401 ggcggtgtgc tgactgaggt tctgcgcgat accgcgtcgt tgttggtgcc cagcataccc
    38461 gatgacatcc gcaccgccct tggcaagctg aaaatcgcac cgctgctggc aggctatcgc
    38521 ggccaaccgg cggctgatat ggatgcgatc atcactgccg tagaggccgt tcaggcctat
    38581 gtcatgcaaa acgccgacac gcttggcgag gtcgagatta acccgctcct ctgcacgccc
    38641 gacaaggccg ttgcggtgga tgccctcatc agaaaggcct gagatatgga cccgatcaaa
    38701 acccgccgca aaggggcgat ccttgaggtg acgctggacc ggcccaaggc caacgccatt
    38761 gacctggtca ccagccgcag aatgggcgaa gtctttgccg aatttcgcga cgatcctgac
    38821 ctgcgcgtgg ccatccttac cggcgcgggc gagaaattct tttgccccgg ctgggacctg
    38881 aaagccgcgg cagacggtga cgcggttgat ggcgactatg gcgtcggcgg tttcggcggc
    38941 ttgcaggaat tgcgcgatct gaacaagccg gtgattgcgg cggtcaacgg catcgcctgc
    39001 ggaggcgggc tggaactggc gatctcggcg gacatgatcc tggccgcaga acatgccact
    39061 ttcgccctgc cggaaatccg ctcgggcacc gtggcagatg cggccagcgt caagctgcct
    39121 aagcgcatcc cttatcatat tgcgatggag ctgctgctga ccggccgctg gtttgatgcc
    39181 gaggaagcaa accactgggg tctggtgaac gaaattgtcg ccgccgatca gctgatggac
    39241 cgcgcgtggg aactggcccg cctgctggcc tcgggaccgc cgctggtcta tgccgcgatc
    39301 aaagaggtcg tgcgcgacgc agaagacagc aagtttcagg acgcgatgaa ccgcatcacc
    39361 aagcgccagt tgcgcacggt ggacgtgctt tacgccagcg acgaccagct ggaaggcgcc
    39421 cgcgcctttg cggaaaaacg cgacccggtc tggaagggca agtaagaggt cagcgcttcg
    39481 gcggtgtcag ccactgagcg gacatgccga agttcgactc tttcagctct tgctttgcga
    39541 tggcctgcag atgcacctca tccgggccat ccgcatagcg cagcgcccgc gcccaggtaa
    39601 agctgtcggc cagcggcgta tccggcgtca tacccatggc accgaaaacc tgcatcgcac
    39661 ggtccgtcac cgtggcgtgt acattgggcg ccaccacctt gatcagcgaa atctcgcgcc
    39721 gggcggcctt ggcgccgacc tgatcaatct tccacgccgc ctgcaaggtc agcaaccgcg
    39781 cctgatcgat ctcaagccgc gatttagcga tccattcccg gatcacaccc tgctctgaca
    39841 gctgcttgcc gaaggtcttc cgctcctgcg cgcgttcgac catcagcgac agagccattt
    39901 cggccgcgcc gaccgagcgc atacagtggt ggatacgtcc cggccccagc cgcgcctgcg
    39961 ccagagcaaa accactgccc tcttccccca gcagattgct ggcgggtact cgaacgtcct
    40021 tgaagaccag ttccgcatgg ccctcgggat cgtgcatgtt caggatcgtg gggttgcgca
    40081 cgatctcaag accgggcgtg tccttgggca cgatcaccat actctgctgc ttgtgccggt
    40141 ccgcgttcgg atcggtcttg cccatgacga tgaacattct ggtattcgga tgacaggcat
    40201 tggtgatgaa ccacttacgg ccgttgatga catactcatc accctcacgc cggatcgagg
    40261 tggtgatatt ggtcgcgtca gagctggcta catccggctc ggtcatcgca aaggacgacc
    40321 ggatttcacc attgagcaac ggcaccagcc attcctcgcg ctgttcgggc gtggcaaaca
    40381 tgtgcagcaa ttccatgttg ccggtgtccg gcgcgctaca gttgaacact tcggacgacc
    40441 acgtcacctg ccccatcaac tcggccagag gggcgtattc cagattggtc agccgtgtgc
    40501 caggttcgtc gtcgcgcaag gagggcagga acaggttcca caacccttcg gcctgggcaa
    40561 gcgccttaag atcctccatg aatgagactg ggaaatcgcc tgcctcgatc tcttccttgt
    40621 ggtcgcggat gcgcggataa atatgcgcct ccataaagcg tttcagctgg tcgcggaatt
    40681 ccacagcacg aggcgatggg gcaaaatcca tggtgttccc ttttcagact gttgcggcag
    40741 accgttcctc gtaccctagc cgtgcgattg gcgattgtga aacctgcttg caggacctca
    40801 gccgcaagtg ccgcgaggtc acgtcggttt ccgcgaaaac gcacccgttc acagctctgt
    40861 tgctcaaccc tctgcatgac ggtaagcgtc tgtgagggta cgaaaacgaa ccggaggtca
    40921 ggtgtcggat cagcagatca agaaatcgga cgacatcgcc gacaagctgt cgacgcggat
    40981 tgtccagggg gcactgaagc ccggtgaaaa gctgcggcag gacctgattg cccgagagtt
    41041 cggggtcagc caggtaaccg tgcgcgaagc tcttttgaac cttgcctcaa aggggttgac
    41101 ggttgccgta ccgcgccggg ggatgtgtgt ggcgccaatg gatcagaacg ccatacaaga
    41161 gcttcgggtg atgcggcgcg ctctggaacc ggtcgcgttg ctgcattccg tccccaacct
    41221 gacaaccaac cagatcgcgc agattgaaca ggttcacgaa gaatgcgaca gtgccaccac
    41281 cgccgatgac tgggaggacg ccaatcagcg ctttcacatg gccgtcatcg ccgcctgcaa
    41341 catgccgcgc atgatcgccg agatcagaaa tctgcaagtg ctgtatacgt ggcatttcaa
    41401 caatctgcac accgccaaat ggcgtcagcg ctcagacccg gatcatgcgg ccattctggc
    41461 cgccatcaag gatcgcgacg cggccaaggc ccattcggta atgcagcgcc acctgacacg
    41521 attggcctag gctggctcag tcgggtttgc gcgcaatgat ccaggttggg tgataggtca
    41581 gcgaaacgcc gaactcaccc tcgaactgcc ggacatagtc attggtgaac gccatcaggc
    41641 tggacttggt ccaggttttc tgcgcccgcc cgtttacacc ggttcggcgc aggtgttcca
    41701 atacttttcg cggcgaagaa aactgcatct gccgttccac ttcccccgca gagactacat
    41761 ccaaaatgcc ctcaacagca gcgatcagag tgcccggtgt gcacagaccc ggcgctttcg
    41821 ccgccgaccc gacctgtacc aactcgcggt attgctgcgg gccaaacccc gaaatggcca
    41881 gccaaccacc gggggccagc gccgtcgctg cgcggcgcag gaacagggtg ggatttggaa
    41941 gccactggat catagaggcc gacgcgatca gattgggctg tgcgggccat gcgacggttt
    42001 cggcatcccc acacaaaaac tcggccgcaa aggtggctgc cgtctcattg gcctcgggcg
    42061 aaaggtcgtt gaccgtgagc gtatcgaacg cgaaatgctc acaaagccgc tgtgtcaggt
    42121 gaccggtgcc gcaaccaaac tccaacgccg aggggaagta ctgcggtgcg ccaccgtcac
    42181 gcaaatcctg cgccagtcga tccgcgatct tagcctgctg acccgccgag tcatgatagg
    42241 tcaggaaact gcggctgaaa ctgcgctgga cacgctcggt caactgggcg ttcatgcgat
    42301 ccactccttc cagctttgac cagcggcaaa agggacatgc ggcgcggaaa cggttcgaac
    42361 cacatcctgc tgcccggccc atgcagcgtg ttgcgcaccg gtggggatga tccgatcccg
    42421 ctgtggtatc cagatccggt caaatctgtg gtccggcgca ttgccgcgtt tgattaccgc
    42481 ataaagctcg gcttgcgctg tgacgatatc gatctcgggc gccggagact tgagccctgc
    42541 gcggcggcag aacttggcga aactggcggt gttcagctga tccgccgtgg cacggatcat
    42601 atccggcgcg atgccgttct cggtatcggc tggggacaga gtgccactga ccgcaaccga
    42661 tcgatcgggt tgaagtcctg cctgcgtcag ccaatgcacc gccgacgcca caccaaaaga
    42721 aaaggcgatc agggtaaccc aatcatattg cgcaagctcg ttcagcgggc tgtccaaccg
    42781 ggcataatcg tctacgaaca ggacatccgc atcggttgaa aggttctgaa agagcccggg
    42841 cccgagggcc cagcccccga agatcaacag cacctcttga gtacctgaac gggacaacca
    42901 ttgctgtttc atgacgcgcc cttcgccaga gacaccatgg ccgatgtcac acggctcaac
    42961 tcgtccggag agatgataaa gggcggcatg caatagatgt tgcgcgcgaa ggggcgcagc
    43021 cagacgccgg tttccggtgc cagcccgtgt gcaagggacg gatcaaccca gccctccatt
    43081 tcgatgacgc caatggcacc caagacacgc acatccgaga ccccgggcaa cccgcacgca
    43141 ggggccagtt cgtgttccat ctggtcggcg ataccggcaa cttcagaccg ccaatcccgg
    43201 atggatagtt gctccaaact tgcgacagcc gccgcgcagg ccagcgggtt ggccatatat
    43261 gtcgggccgt gcatcatgac gctggcctca ctttccccga tccggcgcgc gacggtttcg
    43321 gtcgtgacgg tcgcggccag cgttatatgt ccgccagtca gcgccttgcc cagacacagg
    43381 atatccggca cgacaccggc gtggtgcagt gcaaacagct ctccggtgcg gccaaagcca
    43441 gtggcgatct catcgaagat gaccagcacg tcatgcgcct tgcatagctc atgcgcccgc
    43501 tgcagccatg tcgggtgata gaaatacatc ccgcccgcgc cctgaacgac aggctcaagg
    43561 atcagtccgg cgatttggtc ggccttggtt tccagcaagt cttccagtgc attcaacccg
    43621 ttcaggtcgc catcctcgga ccagtcctga ccaaaggcga tctgcgggcg gggcaggaaa
    43681 tgctggacgg acaaagcccc cgcgaacaac ccgtgcatcc cgttgaccgg gtcgcagaca
    43741 ctcatcgctt tccaggtgtc gccgtgatag ccgccgcgaa tggtcgcgaa ttgcgtgcgg
    43801 cccttgcggt cctgcgccat ctggtattgc accgccattt tcagcgccac ttcgatggcc
    43861 accgagccgc tatcactgta gaagatacgg tctagcccgt cgggcaaaag ttcgatcagc
    43921 ctgcgcccca actcaatcgc aggggaatga gtcaacccac cgaacatcac atgcggcatc
    43981 tgatccagtt gtgcctgcat cgccccgatg atggccgggt gacggtgccc gtgcaccgcg
    44041 caccaccacg aggacatcgc gtcaatcatc tgcgtcccgt cctcagcggt cagccaaaca
    44101 ccctcggccc cggtgatcag gtgcatcggg ccgggcttca gcacgtttgt gtaggggtgc
    44161 cacaggtggc gggcgtcaaa ctcaagcggg gtcacagggc gctccggatt gtgtcgacgt
    44221 cgatggcggt gaaagcgtta gtcagcgtgt cgcgggacaa ggtgtcgata aaaggcaatc
    44281 ggcccagatg gcgggtattg cccatctggg cgatagtttg ttcgacatcc ggctcggcgt
    44341 tgccgacaaa tgccacgccg atcacatcgc aaccggcgtt gcgcagcgcc atcagagaca
    44401 gaatcgtatg gttgatcgtg cccagagcag tgcgcgccac cagtatgacc ggggcctgcc
    44461 attgcgcgat cacgtcgaga aaaaagacct gacggttcag cggaaccatc agcccgcccg
    44521 cgccttcaac caccagaggg ccggacacct gcggcaaggt cagtcggtcc gggtcgatct
    44581 cgatccccat gtcctcagcc gacaaatgcg gcgaagcggg catgttcagg cgataggcct
    44641 cggacaacac ctcggcccca gtcacagcct tgacggtttc cgaatccgtt gcatcctcca
    44701 gtcccgattg caccggcttc caataccgtg caccaagggt ggcggtcaga cctgccgcaa
    44761 agacggtttt gccaattccg gtatctgtgc cgacaacaat tacggtgctc atgcggcctc
    44821 gctttggtgc tgggcaagcg cttcgaacag ggcgctgata tcggcattgg tcacattgcc
    44881 agtgaccgag acacgaagcc gcgaggtgcc gcgcggcact gtcggcgggc ggataccccg
    44941 gacgtcaaag ccctgcgcct gcagggttgc ggccatctgc attgtccgag cctcatcgcc
    45001 cagaatgacg ggaatgatct ggctgttcag cacgtcctgc ggcacgcccg tccggcgcgc
    45061 ttcggcatga gcgtggtgca tccgggcggt tgccgcgttg gtcaggcggg tatcggcttg
    45121 cagatgaccc agcaccgccc gcacgagggc cgcgttgaaa ggcgacggtg cggttgcaaa
    45181 gatgaacggc cgcgcacggt tgatcagcgc gtcgatcatc acccgcggcc cacagatcag
    45241 accgcccgca acacccagac ctttgccaca tgtgtgcaag gtcaaaacat cggccgtcag
    45301 accatgtgcc agaccttttc cgttcggacc aaaaacgcca gtggcatggg cctcatccac
    45361 gaccagaatg gccccgtgtt cggcggccag gtcggacagt gcggtcaagg gcgcgatgtc
    45421 gccctccatc gagtagacgc tttccacagc gatccagacc tgccccgatc cgccgctgac
    45481 ctgccaatcc gccagcacgc ggcgggcatc caccacgttg ttatgggcaa aggaccgggt
    45541 ttcggcccga cccgtccgaa gcccttcatg ggcgctggca tggaccagat cgtcatacag
    45601 gatcagatcc cccgccgcgg gcaaggtcga gaatatcgcc tgattggcct gaaacccacc
    45661 gcccatgaac aaggcggcct cagcaccaaa aaaagctgcg gcctcttcct ccagcgcctc
    45721 atgttcagga tgattgccgc gcaacaaccg cgatccgcct gatccaagcg gaacacctcc
    45781 ctcaagcgcc ttttgcgcag cgcggtgcag cagcggcgag tccgccagac ccagatagtc
    45841 gttcgaggcg aagtccagcc cacgcctcgg ggccagcgac cggcgtcgat gccgggcgtc
    45901 cagcgtttca agcatcgagt tcaggcgact caatgctttc attcagccgc ttccgcacag
    45961 ctttgcccgg caacggtttc ggcctgcagc cccaacttgg caaagaggat tgcgtcggtg
    46021 tcttcttcgg ggttctcggc ggtcagcagc gtttccccaa caaaaatcga gttcgcaccg
    46081 gcgaagaagc acatcgcctg caactcttcg gtcatgtcgc tgcggccagc ggacaggcgc
    46141 acataggatt tcggcatcat gattcgggcg gttgcgatca cacgcacaaa atcgatcggg
    46201 tcgatcggca tggcatcggc cagcggcgtg tcttcctgtg gcatcagcat gttgatcggc
    46261 acggattcgg gcgctggtcc catattggcc agggtgacca gcatatcgac gcggtcgccg
    46321 atctcttcac ccattcccag gataccacct gagcacactt tgatccccgc ttcctggacg
    46381 cggttcatcg tgtcgatgcg gtctgcaaaa gtgcgggtgg tgatgacctc ggggtaatag
    46441 cgctcagacg tgtcgatgtt gtggttgtaa tagtccagcc ctgcgtcgcg caggcgaaac
    46501 acctgattgt cgtccagcat gcccagcgtc atgcaggtct ccatgcccat ctcgcggacc
    46561 ccttcgacca tggccaccag cgcgtccatg tcgcggtctt tcggctcgcg ccaggccgca
    46621 cccatacaga accgggtcgc gccgccatct ttcgccttgc gggcctcggt caggacgcgc
    46681 tgaacctcga tcagcttcga agccgacagc ttcgatccgt tccgggccga ttgcgaacaa
    46741 taggaacaat cctcggcaca gccacccgtc ttgatcgaca gcagcttgga ggtctgaatt
    46801 ttgttggggt cgaaattctc gcgatgcacg gtctgcgcgc gaaagagcag gtccatcaga
    46861 ggaagatcat atacggcctg cgccgcctcg cgggtccatg tgggaggggt gttttccatt
    46921 ttatcgataa ttcgtccaaa actccatgcc tgccttgtct aatatcgata aacctgaaaa
    46981 attcaactgc taactgcctg gtcggcgcgg aaccgcccga cgacaaaggc tgttgcaggg
    47041 tgtttaggct aaggggtcgc gctcttgttc cgccctgtcc agccagatta gcggttgcat
    47101 cattggtgcg gttttcgatg ccgaatattt cgatcagaag ctgctgaact ttcaacatgt
    47161 tgacctgata gtcatccaga gacatctcgc ggccgcgaac aaagttaccg tcggcatcaa
    47221 tgcccgaaac cgttttgccc tcgggcatag ccgggtcgaa accgatcaac tagttcaggt
    47281 caatcgcggt ggccccaagg ttgttcttgc ccgaatgcag cgccatcaag aagcccttca
    47341 gctcacccca atgcttggaa tagttgcaca gcgccttgcc ggtgttctcg ccagatttga
    47401 tcttgtcgat gcccctgtag accgaaccgg cataattgaa ggtggcctcg gccagtgttt
    47461 tctcccagtt ggtttcgaca ataccggcat agttctgctc gggcgagagt gtcgacgaat
    47521 gcgcaaccgt gctgaaatag ccgaacgcct catcccagat gtgatctatt ccggtgtact
    47581 gcctgccttc attgtaaggt ttgtcgttgg cgcacagctg ctcgtccaga aaattgtcga
    47641 ccgcctgata tagggcatcg cgcccagcgt gaattcggag atcagctgcc tccagtccat
    47701 tccgttcacc gggtcatagc tttgctcgga cgccacagcc atcttgacca tctgcagcgc
    47761 agtgttgacg cccaataggt tgcccggcca tgcgggcaat gcgccattgt agaacttgtc
    47821 cgagatgttc ttacctttgg agatttcgct cacagttgac tgcttgatcg gaaagccgtc
    47881 tatggacgcg cgcgctgaat tttccagatc tacttcagac ccgttgaaat aggccaacat
    47941 cagtgcctcg acttcggccg cattgttgcc gccatcgcct ttggctgccg ctttttttca
    48001 ggctgccatg cagcacgtgg cgcgcgacct gaccggaata cgaaacggaa ttgatcttgt
    48061 cgccttcata gccttttaca gtgaccggaa acgggccata ggcctgatcg gtcatagcag
    48121 caccgctgat caggtccgca gcaacaagcc tgaagtaagt ttgagcatcg agagttctcg
    48181 ttctatccga ctcttttcat cagttatttt tcctgaccct tttaattgat tattatcaag
    48241 gcgagtaacc ccccaatttt tcaatttaat aactgcgtgt tggagaaaaa cctgcagctt
    48301 gatacagtgg aaaacacccg ctgcaggggc agaatgaccc gtgatatgcc tcaatcgcaa
    48361 tacggtttga gttactgccc acacccacct gttctcacca cagcatctgt gacagaaggg
    48421 ttgtcatcgc gaaatccaat caggcaaccg gatgtgaccc cagaagaact cggaccgaga
    48481 ttgcgatgaa aaacaaaacc gtgccggtca gaacaaacac atgccaaata gtgttgtgaa
    48541 aaggaagttg gtccagcaga taaaaggcaa cgccgacggt atagaccaca ccacctgcaa
    48601 tcatcagcca gacaacaacc gatggcagtt cgcccaacat gtcaggtccg gcccagacta
    48661 cagcccagcc catcatcaga taaaggacaa gcccgaaccc gcgaaaacgg accgggtcaa
    48721 tcagcttcag taccgagccc agcgttgccg acgaccacaa cccaatcaaa agccccggcc
    48781 cctgcccgcc cgacaacaga aggaacggcg tgtaggtgcc agcaattttc acatagatgc
    48841 cagagtgatc cagacggcgc agcagctcgg accacttgtc gctttcaatc atgttgtaga
    48901 gcgcggaaaa tgtcagcatc agcaacagcg tgacgccata gaccgagacc cccagaatgg
    48961 cctcgggttc cgaccggtga aaagtggtga ccgtgatcag caggggcact gcaacaaggg
    49021 ccgaagcgac acccaacacg tgcacaaccc cgtcgctcac acgctcggcg cggctatagg
    49081 ctggacggat atctgcaaaa gaccacatag acttaactta agcgtcatgg ggatttcggg
    49141 caagtaaacg cccctcgcgg tcgatcaatg ctatgtgtca gaccaacgag tgcgccgcac
    49201 ctaagtgggg tcatcccccg gcttcggatc cttgtatcgg ttcagatcga aaatgcccgc
    49261 gtgaatcggt ttctgctttt gaaacagatc gtgaatccgg tcgctcaatg gccagaattc
    49321 tgggctggtc cgacgcacac caaattgcgc caccacggcc atgtagtcgc tttgcgactg
    49381 aatacctttc agcgccccga caagaggctc caactgatcc tgtcggacgt ggaaatagaa
    49441 attcggatag ctgccgatca ggtccggaag aattgtcagg gcatccgcct cggggttccg
    49501 acgcgctttt tcatcgaaca gaaaggccac gttgtaatgc gccttgtcat gcacgagggt
    49561 gaataatgcg gtctccccgt cgctttgctc gaccaccaga accgtcaggt ccggcagata
    49621 tttcacccaa tcgccggttt gattggccag atcgcgcagt gcgtcgactg gctgccccgg
    49681 ttggcacttt tctgtcgcgc atctgttgat cgggtccgtg accggccaca gcccgttgcc
    49741 gtgctccaac aaagtcagaa ggaattcctg tttcggctga tccgtttgaa aggaaatacc
    49801 ggtagggaaa ctgtcatcga cccggcggcg gtgccaatag gtgtgcaatt cggccagaac
    49861 gccttggtac caactctcgt gcatctgcgg ccggacgtcc cgtggcataa aggcaagaaa
    49921 ggtatcctcg ctctccatcc gcaactcgtc catgtaaagc cgcgtggcca gttgatgttc
    49981 gacccgaccg aacacgtcat agcccgccac gaggtcatag tagatgcgct caaaaatcgg
    50041 aaagtcggtg acccaagcgg tttcggggat accgccgtga aacccggtca tggccgaggc
    50101 attgtcgaaa tgccgaaaca ccgtgatcag cgcgttggga ttggttccat cgccatccca
    50161 gatcgaacca tagtcgaacc cggtctgata caccggcgca gcccggtatc gcgcatcccg
    50221 aaactcaagg tacgagacct ggtttttgtg cgagaactcc tgcaacatac ccagcactcc
    50281 ggcatcggcc tcggacacgg gcagttccag ataggcggca ccttcctgca gatagctcgg
    50341 gtcggtgacc gataaatccg catccggatc aagaaagctg acccagaacc ggtcctcgat
    50401 cacgtcaacg gcagtttcgc catggcagac ggggccgcga atgaagctgc ggacaaagaa
    50461 cagcgcgtca tccagcagga actgataacg gctgcgcgct ggcatctcta tgaaagtgct
    50521 gaacgggctg ccgccttccg cgtccccaaa cgggggcagt tcggccaacg tccaatcggt
    50581 gtcgagaaac agctgttgat aacgcgccat gcgctccggc ccaagcgtat agaccagatg
    50641 ttccttgtgt acgatcgttt ccgtgacctg ctgcaaccga tagtaaaacg gcgccgcgcc
    50701 cggatcatcg aacggtctcc gcgttgctat tacgtcgatc tcatcgcccg gcggcctggt
    50761 cgagcgtacc agttggaaga accgccgcgg atcatcgcct tggaaatgga gccgggcgag
    50821 aaacagatgc tcgtacagat accggctcat caactggttg cgggggtcgc ttgtgttcag
    50881 gaacccttcc caaccagcga tctgagcctg gatcgcgtcg ggaatggcgg gcgggttgga
    50941 tggcggggcc acaccgccac gtgcccagcc catgagcgac tgaaactcgg cctctgctag
    51001 tggtgctgtt ccatagggca tacccgcaag cgggtgggcc ttgctgaacg cgtcaaactc
    51061 atccgaggtg gggcagacca gagggcggtc gattgccaaa ccaacctgcg caggaagggg
    51121 ggcgtcagcc ggcagagggt tctggcgacc caactccaga taccgctcaa gcaaacccgg
    51181 tttctgcccg cgaaggacgg tatgaaaccc cagcgcccgc cattccggaa cggtctgtgc
    51241 gtcgatcccc agtcgggtgg gttgggcatc ctccaaacgc tcggtgtgat atacggcctc
    51301 tttgctggcc ccccgcaaca tccccgccgg tgacgtcagt ttcaactgac atggcgcgtc
    51361 ataacaactg tggcaaacga cacagcggcg atccatgatc gatttcacct cggcccatgt
    51421 ctggttctgc gcccgagccg caaacgggta agtgcaaagc aggcacatca gcagcgtcgt
    51481 ctgcaacagc agtcgaactt tgtgcatctg cgtccctccc ctgcgcgact tcggacttca
    51541 tcccccgtag ccaatatctt tgcagttacg gggggcttta ggcaagaaac gcgaccgggc
    51601 agacctacac aacttggcgt cagccgatgt gataacccgg tgttgattgt gcgatttcgg
    51661 cttcctcatc ggtcatgccc accgaaatgt cgccgaacaa aggcgtgctc aggtaccgct
    51721 cacccgtgtc aggcagcata cacaggacag aagcgccggg tttggcctgt tcggcgattt
    51781 ccatggccac ggcaaatgtc gcaccgccgg aaataccggt cagaatcccc tcttggctgg
    51841 ccagtttctg cgcccattca acacccgccg ggccgggcac cgggatcagc tgatcgaagt
    51901 aactgttgtc gatggattcc tgaaggaccg aggggatgaa atccggcgtc cagccttgaa
    51961 tcacatgcgg ttcaaacgcc gggtggctgg caacgggatc gttgtccttg ccccgctcgg
    52021 tcgcaatacc actgcccacc agctgcgcgt tggcaggctc ggacaggatg atcttcgtat
    52081 cgggccactc ggcacgcaga acacgcgaga caccggtgat cgtgccgccg gtcccatagc
    52141 cggtcacgaa gtaatccagc ggctccccgt tgaaatcgcc caaaatttcc cgcgcggtcg
    52201 tggcggcgtg aatctcggca ttggccggtg tttcgaactg gcgcgccagg aaccagccgt
    52261 gtttttcggc cagttcggcg gccttgcgat acatgccaaa gcctttttct tccttgggtg
    52321 tcagcacgac cttggccccc agcatccgca tcaattgacg gcgttcggtg gaaaagctct
    52381 cggccattgt gacgaccaga gggtaaccct tttgcgcaca gaccatagcc agaccgatgc
    52441 cggtattgcc actggtcgcc tcgaccacgg tttgaccggg cttcagggcc ccgctgcgct
    52501 cggcggcctc gatgatgttg accgcaaggc gatccttgac cgaaccggcg gggttgaagg
    52561 cctcgcactt cacgaacaga ttgacgcctt cgggccccag attattgatg cggatcgtgg
    52621 gcgtgttgcc gatcgtgtcg agcacgctgt cataaatacg gccattgccc gaggtggttc
    52681 tgagctttga gttggtcatc ggaaatcctc acttgatcac aggtgcaatc ccatctttct
    52741 aacctgcgtc cgggtcaatg tcccgaaccc tttctgtaag ctcgggctaa agatctaaaa
    52801 tcacctcgtt tgttccttca gcgggtacgg cgcaacagat cagcacctcg tcttcggaat
    52861 gatccgccgt tggctcagtg cgataggcga ttttaccggc gattttgcgc gtcaggcagc
    52921 tgccgcaaga ccccgagcga caagagaaag atggcgccaa cccctcagcc tcagccgttt
    52981 ccaacagcgt cggcccgcct ttcacccaat ttgccctgtg cccgctggcc ttgaaggtaa
    53041 cctgggccgc ctcggcctcg ggctgtggtt tgggtatggc accatcacca ggacgccgtt
    53101 tcaacgccgc agggccaaag ctttcggcga atatccgatc atcccttgca cccagttcgc
    53161 gaagcatgtc gtagacggct tgcatgaagg acggcgggcc gcagagaaag aaatcgtagt
    53221 cgtccaaggg cagcgtgtcg cggatcagcg cgggtgtgat gtagcctgcg gtatcaaaat
    53281 ccacccctgc ctgcttgccc ttttcgggcc gcgagatgac cgacacatag cggatcttgc
    53341 catcgcttgt cgcctcggcc cggcgcaaat ccgtatgaaa ggcccgctgc gccacggtct
    53401 gcgctgcgtg gaatacggtt agcctgcggg tgtgtcgggt gcgcacacct tcgttcagga
    53461 cgtggcgcat catcgacatt atcggcgtga taccgacccc tccggcaaac agaaccgcgg
    53521 ggcgggtctc ggccgggttc aggaagaacc ggcctttggg ggcctggacc tcaacaaggt
    53581 ccccgaccgc aagcttgtca tgcagatggt tcgacaccgc gccgccgggc tcacgcttga
    53641 ccgatattct gtaactggca tccgccgggg cagaagagac agtgtaggtc cgggtcactg
    53701 gcgtcctgcc ttcgggctgg acgcgaagcg tcagaaactg acccgcctca aagggcagca
    53761 agggcaactc gtccgtcggc tcaaaggtaa aggaccggat cacctcgctt tcatcgcgca
    53821 ccgaggcgac ccgcagggtc cgccactggc gacgttgctt ttcagccttt tgtcgggcct
    53881 caaccgtttt ccagtcatcc cccatcaggc tgttgggcga gaattccaga aattcagccc
    53941 gaaacggcaa ggcgtcatgg atgcgcagcc catgatgcag atgaaacagc cagccgcggt
    54001 tcgcaccttg gaacgcggcg atatcgggat gatcttcgtc cagaacctct accgttccgg
    54061 tcagcatcaa cagatctccg gtccggtaat ccggaaacaa cagacccgac cggggattca
    54121 caaggaaatt gcccagcgtg ttgaagaagt tgttgccaga aaagtcaggc accagcaggc
    54181 tgttgccgtc gaccttgacg aaacccgagc gcccgcccct gtgcgacaca tctacgcccg
    54241 tgtggtcaga ggtattcaca gaactggcta cgtaaaagga attggcggtc gcaatcattt
    54301 cacgtgcctg cgcatccagt tccgagaacc ggtcactgcg ggcgcgcgcg acatcggcct
    54361 caggctctcg gacaaaggtc acatcatggg tttgtatata ctgcgggcag tttccaaagg
    54421 actgcaccac atccagtgaa aagccgcatt catcggcacg gcctaaggtc gcattcatcc
    54481 ggtttcggcg ccgtgtggac agttccaccc ccaccacacc gataggggca ccggcttgca
    54541 atgcagcgcc cagtgggtcg tcttccaacg gccggatcgc aacgtccagc cgccggacat
    54601 tgggcgagct gacaaacccc ggtctgcccg agatcatcga cgcccagggc cacccgtctg
    54661 aatccacgct acccagaacg atgaacggca gtttgccaaa gaactcccga tgctgatcgg
    54721 gcatgtaggt gcggataaag tcgcggccaa ttttttcgac cttctcccgc ttcccaacac
    54781 gggcctgcat ggtttgttcg cctgtgtgaa agggtgatct atcgatggtg accggaacat
    54841 tcatgacgga cctcatgtgt cgaaggggcc ggttgcgccg aggcgcaacc ggacaggttt
    54901 ggtgtcaggc ggcgtgcaga ccaaccgccg tgcggggcat cggaacaaag ccgtccagcg
    54961 cctcgatatt agccagcagg cggcgcacat ttgcgtaagg ctccagtgaa acaccgcctt
    55021 ccggcgcgtg cgcggtgtag ctgtagatcg cgacatccgc gatggtaggc gcgtcgccga
    55081 ccaaccaatc ccgcccttcc agatgcgcgt ccagcttgcc cagaaccttg gcggcggtgg
    55141 catgtgtgaa atccacgtcc agcggcgcgt tgaacacggt gataagccgc gcggcagcag
    55201 ggccgaaggc gatctcgcct gccgcgaggg tcaggaattt ctgcacctcg gcttcaagca
    55261 ccggatctgt tggcagataa gatggtgcat atttccgggc cagatagacc aagatggcat
    55321 tgctgtcgct gacaaccacg tcaccgtctt ccagtaccgg cacctgcccc gcggggttca
    55381 acgccaaaaa cgcatcgccc ttgtgttcac ctccgaccag atcaacatcg atgacgtcgt
    55441 gcttgatacc ggcaaggctg gcgaacagaa gtgcgcgatg agcatggccg gataacggga
    55501 aactgtgaat tcggatggta ttggacatct ggtagctctt tctctgactg aaggggttcg
    55561 gctgaggatc agcatctgag caccagacat aaattgattt cttcaaggcg ataatatacc
    55621 tatctgatga attactatga acacggcgta gataatggat acaatccagg gcatgagggc
    55681 ctttgcggcc gtggcagcgc attcgtcctt caccgaaggc gcgcggcaga ttggcattag
    55741 caccaagctg gccagcaagt atgtcggcca actcgaggac cgcctgaacg cccagctgtt
    55801 caaccgcacc acccgcagcg tcaccctgac cgatactgga cgcgcctatt acgaacgctg
    55861 cttgccgctg ttggagcagt tcgatgaact ggaaggcctt gtccagcaac gccaatccga
    55921 actggctggc cgtatccgga tcaccgcacc aaccgggttc gggtcggcgg aactgatcca
    55981 tatgttgaaa ccctttcaga ccgaacatgc aaaggtctcg atcgaactgc acctgtcgga
    56041 tcaccatgtc ccgatggtcg aggaaggcta tgatctggct attcggtttg gcgtcctgaa
    56101 agactcgaac cttgtagccc gtaaactcat gaatatgcgg atcgtatgct gtgtgtcgcc
    56161 gagctatctg gcagattacg gaaccccgaa agaccccgcg gcactggctt cgcacaattg
    56221 cctgttgcaa accaccggca gcaacatcga ccactggacc ttcaagggtt cggacgggga
    56281 gtattcggtt ccggtgtccg gcaatttccg cgcaaactcg ccgcgcgccg tggcccatat
    56341 ggctgccgat gggctgggga tcggacgcat tcccctgtac actgcacagc cgttcctgaa
    56401 cgcgggaaaa ctgcaactta ttttcgaagc gcaagaagcg gtttcgcttg gcctttatgc
    56461 cgcctatccg caaaatcgcc atctaaccgc caggatacgg gcgttgatcg actttctggc
    56521 ggcagagatg cgaggagctt gaagctcgct tatctcaaat cccagtgagg cacttaaatc
    56581 aatacatttg ctatggttgc caaatcacct acctatcaat tgatagatga cgcaatcagt
    56641 gtttctgtcc aggagtttta acccctgtac ttctcagctg aaaggatcgt ttccatggaa
    56701 ctcaactcgg acttctcttc ccgcgtcgtt gttcactctg atcagcttga gtggcaggcc
    56761 tcgcccatga cgggcgtgga tcggcgcatg ttggacagga tcgggggcga ggtcgcccgc
    56821 gctaccacta ttgtgcgctt cgcgccaggc agtcagttct cggcccacac taatacggga
    56881 ggtgaggagt tcatcgtgct ggacggcgta tttcaggacg aacacggaat ttccctgccg
    56941 ggacctatgt atgcaacccg ccgaccaacc agcatacgcc gggctcgaaa cccgactgca
    57001 ccatcttcgt caaactctgg cagttcgaca tggacgaccg cacctagttt cacaaaaaaa
    57061 tggaggatga gttggccgcc gcagtgaatg gcgtagccgc tacgatcctt cacaaggaca
    57121 cacgcgacga ggtcacctaa agccacctgg gcgcgggcgc ggccctgact tccaacgcac
    57181 ctggtggaat tgaattgctg gttatcgacg ggtcaatcac caccgaaggc gaccaactga
    57241 aaaagaacgg cttgttacct cttccccaag gccaagccct gtcggccata gcaggcccag
    57301 atggggcgaa ggtctggatg aaaaccgggt acctacgcta tgcccgcgca ctgcagatcc
    57361 aggtgattgc attcacttgc tcgggaaata caaaaccggg ctgcagtctg acagactaaa
    57421 aggctcgcat cgaaacggaa aaggcatgaa gccgcatggt caccgacacc aaaaccgctt
    57481 tgctggacgt tgcggaacgc gccgcccgcg cgtgcgggtt tgacgggttc agctacgctg
    57541 atctggccga ggccatcagc atccgcaaag cgtcgctcta cttatcattt tcccaccaag
    57601 gccacgctga ccgccgcgct gataaacaga taccatgcga agcctgaggc agaatgccgg
    57661 gaaaccgaag ccacccacga caccggggcc gaacgcttgc gagcgctgat ccggctatat
    57721 cgagatgcct gaacgacggc aaaaccctgt gcctgtgtgt gtcgctgatc agcagtcgcg
    57781 aaagtctgtc ggacgaggtc atcgaaaaga ccaaaagttt ccgtgccatg atggcggggc
    57841 ggatcgaggc ggtctttgca ctcggaacta cagacaagtc gatctcaggc gtcgcacatc
    57901 cgacctcgga agctagcgct gctggaaggg gcgcacctgt ccgcccgcgc tgaagagagt
    57961 gtgcagacct ttgacgaggc cgtggtcgtg ctgaaatccc gctgttgatg ccgcttccgc
    58021 gttaagcgct atttcttacc ggccacgatc cgatcaagaa taagcgcaca gaacaggatc
    58081 gccagaccag ccagaatgcc ctgccccgcc gccgcgtatt gcagcgcctc caaaacatct
    58141 tcgcccagcc ccttggctcc gatcagcgag gcaacgacga ccatggccag cgacatcaga
    58201 atggtctggt tcacacccgc catgatggtc ttgtgcgcca gcggcagatc cacgcgccac
    58261 aacaggtatc gtggtgtagc gccgaatgcc atcgcagcct cacgcacggt ttcgggcacc
    58321 tgttgcaggc ccagaacggt gaaacggatt accggagggc tgccgaaaat catggtggca
    58381 accacgcccg ccggtttgcc cgacccgatg aatgccacca ccgggatcag atagacgaag
    58441 gacggcatcg actgcataaa atccagaatg ggccgcacga tggcaaaggc acgcggacga
    58501 cgggcacaat agattcccag cggaatgcct aatgtaatcg agatcagcgc cgccgccccc
    58561 agcagcgcaa tcgtggtcat cgccttttcc cagaaatcca gcaaacccag ataggccagc
    58621 gccgccccgg tgaagatcgc tacgcgcgct ccggcggaca ggtaggccag catgatgatc
    58681 accagcgcca cgactggcca gggggtatcg acaagaacca cctcgatcca atccagaagg
    58741 gtgcgcattc cataggtcag cccgtcgaaa aagccacgac cggcagtttt ggtccattcg
    58801 aacactgcct gcacgccgtc gcctacgttt agacgccagt cgcggttggt cggaaaggtc
    58861 ttcagcactg ccagggcatc aggttgcgca aacttgatca tcgacaggat cacgaccact
    58921 ccggtcaagg ccgaggcaac gatcagtcgg ggaaacgacc atccatgcgc aacgctcggg
    58981 tccgagcgcc agcgtgcgaa ctgcccctcg agcgtccagt tggccagcga agccgcgaga
    59041 aacttgactg ctagcagcag gacgatcccg atcgcgagat atgtcaggcc ggttgagtcc
    59101 gcgcttttgg ctgcgtcctg cgcaccggcc agggcaccct ccagcgactc tgccgcacgt
    59161 ttcagggact ccagcgacgc ggccccggat tgttctgccg ccgcgatctg ttgacgccgc
    59221 aactcaagtg tctgctcaat ctgctctgcc cgttcgcgga actcacgtcc cagatcgcca
    59281 aacaggccaa gtccgatctg gatgtaggcc aacgtttcca gcagcaagaa ccccagaaac
    59341 cacgaccaga gccccctggc cccgaaccag attggcccca ggagcgctgc cgccttgttc
    59401 agagtgaagc gatagcctgg cgcctgcatc atataggcaa aagttttctg gtagtaggat
    59461 tgcccctgcc ccacgaaatc tccgatcagg ccatttaggc ggtcggcggt ttccggttgg
    59521 atctgttgca tatcaacatg tttcatagcg gtccccttat gcctggctgt cttgaatcgc
    59581 acggattagg cccgcacggt tgatcacacc cacggtcttg ccgtcctgcg tcaccgccac
    59641 gactccgtgg ccgtccacac aaaggttcat cagatctgac agatccatat ccggatgggc
    59701 ctctttcgcg tcgtcgggca cttcgccgtg atgcgcttcg aactcgtcga ccggtttcat
    59761 cactgcatga gcgaagatca tgttgagctt ggagatcccc gccacgaaat ccgccacata
    59821 atcgtcagcg ggattgagga tgatctcttc cggtgtgccg atctgcacga tgcgcccgtc
    59881 cttcatgatc gcaatgcgat ggccgatgcg gatcgcttcg tcgaggtcat gggtgatgaa
    59941 cattgtggtc ttgttcagct tgtggctcag atccatgaac tgatcctgca actgcttgcg
    60001 gatcagtggg tcgagcgccg agaacggctc atccatcagc aaaatctccg ggtcggcagc
    60061 gatggcccgg gccagaccca cgcgctgctg catcccgccc gacagctcat gggcgtattt
    60121 atcctcccag ccatttagct cgaccagttc caacacccgg tcggcttctt cccaacgacg
    60181 ggctttgcct gtgccacgta tttccagcgg catcgcaacg ttgtcacgca cagtacggtg
    60241 gggcatcagg ccgaagtttt ggaacaccat tgcgacacgg cggttacgca ggtcgcgcag
    60301 gccctcatca ttcaggccca tcacatcatc accgtccaga tagatatgac catcggtcgg
    60361 ctccagcaga cggttcacat ggcgtacaag ggtcgatttg cccgaacctg acaggcccat
    60421 gacacagaac agctcacccc gttcgatctc gaaacttgca tcggccactc caacaacgca
    60481 gttgaagcga tccagcacct cggccttgct cagtccttca ctgtggatgg cgttcaaagc
    60541 ctcttgcgac cgtgcgccga atactttcca aacgcctttt gcatcgattg cgatttccgc
    60601 tgtcatatcg gccccaccgc tgttgattgt gttgagtggt gcccccggag acccgggggc
    60661 aaattggctt tagttggtgg tcaggcccag ccagccgtcg atcgtgtcgc cattggcggc
    60721 gatccattcg gccacgacct catcggtgtc acggcccttg accacaacct cgtaggtcaa
    60781 accgctcagc tcacccgcat ccatgtcgat attggctaa
//
