# Supplementary material for: Decoding coral resistance to eutrophication through the association of hyper‑efficient denitrifiers as key microbial allies
Source: Nat Commun. 2026 May 19;17:3938. doi: 10.1038/s41467-026-72571-w (PMC13187470; doi:10.1038/s41467-026-72571-w)
Supplement: Supplementary file 21 — Source Data [file 41467_2026_72571_MOESM21_ESM.zip › Source Data/FigureS6/AD11_denitrification.gbk]

LOCUS       contig00014            61677 bp    DNA              UNK 01-JAN-1980
DEFINITION  Genus species strain strain.
ACCESSION   contig00014
VERSION     contig00014
KEYWORDS    .
SOURCE      .
  ORGANISM  .
            .
FEATURES             Location/Qualifiers
     CDS             complement(673..1512)
                     /gene="ngcG_2"
                     /locus_tag="AD11_02883"
                     /inference="ab initio prediction:Prodigal:002006"
                     /inference="similar to AA sequence:UniProtKB:O50501"
                     /codon_start=1
                     /transl_table=11
                     /product="Diacetylchitobiose uptake system permease protein
                     NgcG"
                     /db_xref="COG:COG0395"
                     /translation="MNQARRNPLNVAAMHGALILYTLIALFPVFVILINSFKTRKMIFR
                     EPLALPNSESFSMVGYETVMKQGDFFLYFQNSMIVTVASLFFVLLFGAMAAYALSEYRF
                     RGNTMMGLYLALGIMIPIRIGTVAILELMVSTGLVNTLWALILVYTAQGLPLAVFILSE
                     FMRQVSDDLKDAGRIDGLSEYTIFFKLVLPLVRPAMATVAVFNMIPIWNDLWFPLILAP
                     AEETKTLTLGSQVFIGQFVTDWNAVLSALSMAILPVLILYVIFSRQLIRGITSGAVK"
     gene            complement(673..1512)
                     /locus_tag="AD11_02883"
                     /gene="ngcG_2"
     CDS             complement(1523..2494)
                     /gene="lacF"
                     /locus_tag="AD11_02884"
                     /inference="ab initio prediction:Prodigal:002006"
                     /inference="similar to AA sequence:UniProtKB:P29823"
                     /codon_start=1
                     /transl_table=11
                     /product="Lactose transport system permease protein LacF"
                     /translation="MTLNRTGELSMSDQLPKGAQNRSPIRWHILVFLAPAVLVYTAIMI
                     FPLFNTLRLALYSEVENTRIFVGLENFRTLFFDPIWSKQFWNALGNNFWFFIVHMLVQN
                     PIGVALAAILSHPRLRFAALYRSAIFLPTILSFVIVGFAWKLILSPIWGIAPSMLDAVG
                     LKSLFAPWLGKEEYALTALALISVWQFVGIPMMLIYAALLTIPEEILEAGEIDGITGAA
                     AFWKIKLPLILPSIGIISILTFVGNFNAFDLIYASQGALAGPDFSTDILGTFMYRTFFG
                     FQLQLGDPHMGSAIAGAMFAIILLGVCGYLFGIQTRMRRYQL"
     gene            complement(1523..2494)
                     /locus_tag="AD11_02884"
                     /gene="lacF"
     CDS             complement(2683..3936)
                     /locus_tag="AD11_02885"
                     /inference="ab initio prediction:Prodigal:002006"
                     /codon_start=1
                     /transl_table=11
                     /product="hypothetical protein"
                     /translation="MKRKLMTLALASTAMVATSAMADDVTITIESWRNDDLALWQDKII
                     PAFEAAHPGIKVKFTPSAPAEYNAVLNSKLDAGSAGDIITCRPFDASLALFEAGHLTDL
                     GDMEAMSNFSDVAKSAWQTDDGSASFCVPMASVIHGFIYNKEAFEEVGVEVPTTEAEFF
                     AALEAFKADGNYIPMAMGTNDQWEAATMGYNNIGPNYWKGEEGRLALIAGEQKLTDEAW
                     TAPYATLAKWSAYLGDGFEAQTYPDSQNLFTLGRAAIYPAGSWEISGFNAQADFEMGAF
                     KPPVQNAGDTCYISDHTDIGIGMNAKTANPEAAKTFLAWVASPEFASIFGNALPGFFPL
                     SKEQVELSDPLAKEIIGWRDECESTIRSTYQILSRGTPNLENETWGASVAAIKGTSTPE
                     ELGAKLQDGLASWYEPHK"
     gene            complement(2683..3936)
                     /locus_tag="AD11_02885"
     CDS             complement(3976..4875)
                     /gene="murQ"
                     /locus_tag="AD11_02886"
                     /EC_number="4.2.1.126"
                     /inference="ab initio prediction:Prodigal:002006"
                     /inference="similar to AA sequence:UniProtKB:P44862"
                     /codon_start=1
                     /transl_table=11
                     /product="N-acetylmuramic acid 6-phosphate etherase"
                     /db_xref="COG:COG2103"
                     /translation="MADQTANTTEKLHGKAAGLDRLPLDVVAGILADGQQNAAAAVCQS
                     AAQMATAARVMAETIRNCGTLYYIAAGSSGLMAAADAMELGGTFSIPPAQIRILMAGGI
                     PTTPEMPGDSEDQSDALGCALSGLAPKDTVITVSASGSTPYTLAAARIAKSRGAAVIGI
                     ANNAGSALLDLADCAICLPTPPEVLSGSTRMGAGTAQKIALNTLSTLMAVELGHVYDGM
                     MVNLRADNAKLRARATGIVARISGQEEAAAESALRRAGGDVKRAILIATGATPDQAKDL
                     IKRTNGHLRPALSVLTKE"
     gene            complement(3976..4875)
                     /locus_tag="AD11_02886"
                     /gene="murQ"
     CDS             5113..6030
                     /gene="gspK"
                     /locus_tag="AD11_02887"
                     /EC_number="2.7.1.8"
                     /inference="ab initio prediction:Prodigal:002006"
                     /inference="similar to AA sequence:UniProtKB:Q9KUA9"
                     /codon_start=1
                     /transl_table=11
                     /product="Glucosamine kinase GspK"
                     /db_xref="COG:COG2971"
                     /translation="MTTRTDLPFLAVDGGGTRCRLALRDPSGQMHVTETGSANVTSDFA
                     AATQEIRHGADTLAQISGLTVDEIAALPAYLGLAGITGEDIAMQLAAALSFSKIRIEDD
                     RPAALRGVLGVRDGMVAHCGTGSFVATQIESQMRFVGGWGPVLGDEASAQWVGRQALAR
                     SLDVVDGLIEASTLSSHILTTLGSPAEVVRFAASATPARFGRFAPEVTRLAAEGCPISR
                     AILQQAANHIAATLTTLGWQNGMRICLTGGIGPSYAPYLPAAMKSALHDPEGQPLDGAI
                     ALAEEFASACAAKKTTRRETHVRC"
     gene            5113..6030
                     /locus_tag="AD11_02887"
                     /gene="gspK"
     CDS             6017..6787
                     /gene="nagR"
                     /locus_tag="AD11_02888"
                     /inference="ab initio prediction:Prodigal:002006"
                     /inference="similar to AA sequence:UniProtKB:O34817"
                     /codon_start=1
                     /transl_table=11
                     /product="HTH-type transcriptional repressor NagR"
                     /db_xref="COG:COG2188"
                     /translation="MSVAEMSVADFLQPEGWLGHSPGPRYVQLHRRLEKGINSGLLPPG
                     SSLPPEREIAEITDLSRVTVRKAIQELVKTGAIEQRQGSGSFVREPVGRVEQLLSHLTS
                     FTEDMERRGLTTSSTWLERGVFMPSPEEVLTLGLSAGDSVARIHRLREADGHPMALERA
                     ALPLDILPNPLAVTTSLYEILEQSGHRPVRAIQKISAINLDAHEAELLGVAEGTAGLKI
                     QRISYLESGRAAELTRSIYRGDTYDFVAELRLSP"
     gene            6017..6787
                     /locus_tag="AD11_02888"
                     /gene="nagR"
     CDS             6814..7842
                     /gene="glmS"
                     /locus_tag="AD11_02889"
                     /EC_number="2.6.1.16"
                     /inference="ab initio prediction:Prodigal:002006"
                     /inference="similar to AA sequence:UniProtKB:P64228"
                     /codon_start=1
                     /transl_table=11
                     /product="Glutamine--fructose-6-phosphate aminotransferase
                     [isomerizing]"
                     /translation="MTQSMTRMRAEINEIPQAVDRLLTDGADAIAQTKSALADRNLPYL
                     LSVARGSSDHAATYLKYATELLLGLPMASVGPSVKSIYGAEIRAKGALCLSVSQSGQSP
                     DIVRLTEAFAASGAFTVAITNDADSPLAKATAATLLIHAGPELSVAATKTFVTSLVAGI
                     WLLAELRGDVELIRAIHTLPDVLDKATRCDWTEAAEAITGQSLFTLGRGPSWAISNEAA
                     LKFKETCQIHAESYSSAEVLHGPVSIVEQGFPVIAFAAGDAAEDTVAEVADALATKGAH
                     VFATSGKVREADPLPHVRTDHWITDPIAAIVSFYGMVETVAAARKINPDTPRHLRKVTE
                     TV"
     gene            6814..7842
                     /locus_tag="AD11_02889"
                     /gene="glmS"
     CDS             7839..8978
                     /gene="nagA_2"
                     /locus_tag="AD11_02890"
                     /EC_number="3.5.1.25"
                     /inference="ab initio prediction:Prodigal:002006"
                     /inference="similar to AA sequence:UniProtKB:O32445"
                     /codon_start=1
                     /transl_table=11
                     /product="N-acetylglucosamine-6-phosphate deacetylase"
                     /db_xref="COG:COG1820"
                     /translation="MTQGAKVFRNGGIFDGSTLRDGFAVRFEEGHLTEFGPDADVPRDG
                     EVIDLNGDILSPGYVDLQVNGGDGVMFNDDPSVETLRRISSAHLRLGVRALLPTLITDT
                     AEKTRAAIAAATDAIRADVPGIAGLHLEGPHLSIARKGAHDPSLIRPMEPSDLDTLLAA
                     AENLPVLKITIAPENVSEDQVRVLSAAGVLVSLGHTDAGYDTCRKFFAAGARCVTHLFN
                     AMSQLGNREPGLVGATLADGNVSSGLIADAVHVHPETMRAAWHAKTGPGQIFLVSDAMA
                     VAGTDCTEFTLEGRQIRRDGGLLTLSDGTLAGADLDLTQAIRTLVEKVGVPIETALRAA
                     TSFPAALAGIPPSTLETGSGMQSDLIRLSRDLSAASILA"
     gene            7839..8978
                     /locus_tag="AD11_02890"
                     /gene="nagA_2"
     tRNA            complement(9343..9417)
                     /locus_tag="AD11_02891"
                     /product="tRNA-Phe"
                     /inference="COORDINATES:profile:Aragorn:001002"
                     /note="tRNA-Phe(gaa)"
     gene            complement(9343..9417)
                     /locus_tag="AD11_02891"
     CDS             complement(9497..9679)
                     /gene="yacG"
                     /locus_tag="AD11_02892"
                     /inference="ab initio prediction:Prodigal:002006"
                     /inference="protein motif:HAMAP:MF_00649"
                     /codon_start=1
                     /transl_table=11
                     /product="DNA gyrase inhibitor YacG"
                     /translation="MSCPICGEDTVMRFRPFCSKRCADIDLAKWFNGSYAVPSQREEDL
                     DADVTEGETEQSRPH"
     gene            complement(9497..9679)
                     /locus_tag="AD11_02892"
                     /gene="yacG"
     CDS             complement(9676..10698)
                     /gene="rng"
                     /locus_tag="AD11_02893"
                     /EC_number="3.1.26.-"
                     /inference="ab initio prediction:Prodigal:002006"
                     /inference="similar to AA sequence:UniProtKB:P0A9J0"
                     /codon_start=1
                     /transl_table=11
                     /product="Ribonuclease G"
                     /db_xref="COG:COG1530"
                     /translation="MKGRTIVLDHIENREAAALMVDGKLDDFLIASDAPVPGTIYRARA
                     DRPVKGQGGMFLTTPEGPAFLRQVKGLAPGALLLVQVTGYAEPGKALPVTDRILFKSRY
                     AIVTPDAPGLNISRSIRDEEERDRLLEIAHECMESSDYGLILRSCCEGEDAGEIAEDIS
                     AMLAHADQVLKDSGAEPALLLEGDGPHVLAWRDWTDPAEVLTQAGGFEVQGVLDALDVA
                     RGISEPLPGGGHLFIQPTRALVAVDVNTGSDTSLAAGTKANFACAKTLARALRVRGLGG
                     QITVDLAPMPKKDRRGFEAALRAAFKADGIETTLAGWTPLGHYELQRKRGRIPLSEVFK
                     "
     gene            complement(9676..10698)
                     /locus_tag="AD11_02893"
                     /gene="rng"
     CDS             complement(10695..11273)
                     /gene="yhdE"
                     /locus_tag="AD11_02894"
                     /EC_number="3.6.1.9"
                     /inference="ab initio prediction:Prodigal:002006"
                     /inference="similar to AA sequence:UniProtKB:P25536"
                     /codon_start=1
                     /transl_table=11
                     /product="dTTP/UTP pyrophosphatase"
                     /db_xref="COG:COG0424"
                     /translation="MAFILGSGSPRRLDLLAQLGVQPDAIRAPDIDETPLKGELPVPYC
                     SRITRAKVQAVQADNGDITLCADTTVALGRRILGKPEDAGQAAEFLHALSGRRHRVITS
                     VAVRRGDRILQRDVVSQVKVKRLSDVEINAYLATGDWQGKAGAYAIQGPAGGFIPWISG
                     SFTGIVGLPLSETAALLQGIGYPLYREAS"
     gene            complement(10695..11273)
                     /locus_tag="AD11_02894"
                     /gene="yhdE"
     CDS             complement(11285..11503)
                     /gene="infA"
                     /locus_tag="AD11_02895"
                     /inference="ab initio prediction:Prodigal:002006"
                     /inference="similar to AA sequence:UniProtKB:Q2YPC1"
                     /codon_start=1
                     /transl_table=11
                     /product="Translation initiation factor IF-1"
                     /translation="MAKEDTLEFPGVVKELLPNATFRVELENGHEIIAHTAGKMRKNRI
                     RVLAGDKVQVEMTPYDLTKGRINYRFK"
     gene            complement(11285..11503)
                     /locus_tag="AD11_02895"
                     /gene="infA"
     CDS             complement(11595..12470)
                     /locus_tag="AD11_02896"
                     /inference="ab initio prediction:Prodigal:002006"
                     /codon_start=1
                     /transl_table=11
                     /product="hypothetical protein"
                     /translation="MKVATAAYNLDWLDSWAQYEDKLYRWVAEAAGQGAELLVFPEYGA
                     MELSTLDGAEVAGDLERSIRAVSDRMEQAKTLHQRIAQEYKTYILGASAPVVDGPGRPV
                     NRAALYAPDGGQDHQDKQIMTRFEREDWDIVPGGPLKLFDTALGKIGVLICYDSEFPLL
                     GRALSKADLILVPSCTEALAGYWRVRIGAMSRALENQCVTVMASLVGNNDWSEAVDMNT
                     GTGGVFGPPDKGFPATGVLSEGVLNQPGWTYADIDLTAIAEVRADGNVLNRTHWEEQAP
                     RVDSVTISRL"
     gene            complement(11595..12470)
                     /locus_tag="AD11_02896"
     CDS             12620..12835
                     /locus_tag="AD11_02897"
                     /inference="ab initio prediction:Prodigal:002006"
                     /codon_start=1
                     /transl_table=11
                     /product="hypothetical protein"
                     /translation="MQNPQNFEKFYFAKVGMGEACGCAERVIDVFEFNRKSGAQVKKPL
                     KQEKRKSLSLRGWAVKYGLLRRKHRT"
     gene            12620..12835
                     /locus_tag="AD11_02897"
     CDS             complement(12850..13449)
                     /locus_tag="AD11_02898"
                     /inference="ab initio prediction:Prodigal:002006"
                     /codon_start=1
                     /transl_table=11
                     /product="hypothetical protein"
                     /translation="MAEVTAVRPLTGAALGAALDDVARLRIEVFRAWPYLYDGDLEYER
                     KYLQSYRDSDKAIVVGAFDGDRLIGASTGAPLTEHADDFAVAFEGSGLDLSEIFYCAES
                     VLLSDYRRQGVGHKFFDLREAHARALGFKKCAFCSVQRPADHPMRPESYRPLDAFWRAR
                     GYEPSPGAIAQFSWKDIGEEGETLKPLQFWIRDLPT"
     gene            complement(12850..13449)
                     /locus_tag="AD11_02898"
     CDS             complement(13442..13840)
                     /locus_tag="AD11_02899"
                     /inference="ab initio prediction:Prodigal:002006"
                     /codon_start=1
                     /transl_table=11
                     /product="hypothetical protein"
                     /translation="MNQTVKTYFEAFNAGDVDGMLACLSDDVAHHVNEGQIRVGKEKFA
                     AFCEHMNRCYRENLTDIVVFNTEGGTRAAAEFIVNGTYLETDEGLPEAHGQTYRLPAGS
                     FFDLKDGKITRVTTFYNLADWTKQVSNG"
     gene            complement(13442..13840)
                     /locus_tag="AD11_02899"
     CDS             complement(13843..14220)
                     /locus_tag="AD11_02900"
                     /inference="ab initio prediction:Prodigal:002006"
                     /codon_start=1
                     /transl_table=11
                     /product="hypothetical protein"
                     /translation="MKKFYGTGTYVQSAGVRNDFEIDGFCISVCQEIGVELSRHRTRSF
                     DEMQEWGDDLSSFDLVVALSPASQRKALELTRIFHLDVDYWPIMDPTGLGENREEKLHH
                     YRQTRDQIIGHLKERWGEPTE"
     gene            complement(13843..14220)
                     /locus_tag="AD11_02900"
     CDS             complement(14299..14781)
                     /locus_tag="AD11_02901"
                     /inference="ab initio prediction:Prodigal:002006"
                     /codon_start=1
                     /transl_table=11
                     /product="hypothetical protein"
                     /translation="MMTRISHIELDDRNLPPPTPEIEQERKVAIYDLLEDNSFALPQRD
                     GREVPEGPYHVQLSIRDKRLVFDVATEAEEKAAEFHLSLGPFRQVVKDYFQICESYFNA
                     VKTLPPSQIETIDMARRGIHNEGSRVLQERLEGKADIDTDTARRLFTLICVLHFGG"
     gene            complement(14299..14781)
                     /locus_tag="AD11_02901"
     CDS             complement(15468..16769)
                     /gene="hisD"
                     /locus_tag="AD11_02902"
                     /EC_number="1.1.1.23"
                     /inference="ab initio prediction:Prodigal:002006"
                     /inference="similar to AA sequence:UniProtKB:Q8G2R2"
                     /codon_start=1
                     /transl_table=11
                     /product="Histidinol dehydrogenase"
                     /translation="MPVFLDSSSPEFEPAFQALLSAKREDSPDVDAVVAEIIEDVRTRG
                     DAAVIELTAKFDRLELTPETLAFSVDEIAEAVAQVSDADRAALELAAERIRAYHERQMP
                     EDQQWTDAAGATLGWRWSAVSAAGLYVPGGLASYPSSVLMNAIPAKVAGVDRLAIAVPT
                     PDGQVNPLVLLAAQLSGVDTIYRIGGAQAIAALAYGTESVAPVDKITGPGNAFVAAAKR
                     RVFGKVGIDMIAGPSEILVIADKENDPDWIALDLLSQAEHDESAQSLLITDEAAFGQAV
                     AQAVEKRLETLQRRAIAGASWRDFGAVITVRDLDEAAALSNRIAPEHLELCVADPVALS
                     QKTIHAGAIFLGQYTPEAIGDYVGGPNHVLPTARSARFSSGLSVMDFLKRTTLSQMTPE
                     ALRAIGPAAEQLAQSESLEAHGLSVTARLKRLNG"
     gene            complement(15468..16769)
                     /locus_tag="AD11_02902"
                     /gene="hisD"
     CDS             complement(16822..17274)
                     /locus_tag="AD11_02903"
                     /inference="ab initio prediction:Prodigal:002006"
                     /codon_start=1
                     /transl_table=11
                     /product="hypothetical protein"
                     /translation="MFDVFDLSRVLIRSITQLCQVDHQGDPQAIAKWTVNKDPETIRRW
                     IRDGAQIWLAERAGQVAAVGGLRNDEITLLYIDPDHTGHGIGSALLRRLEQELIASGHT
                     EARLEATQTAQAFYRRHGWQPTGQCGARGDVSCFAMRKSLHPAEKG"
     gene            complement(16822..17274)
                     /locus_tag="AD11_02903"
     CDS             complement(17336..17812)
                     /locus_tag="AD11_02904"
                     /inference="ab initio prediction:Prodigal:002006"
                     /codon_start=1
                     /transl_table=11
                     /product="hypothetical protein"
                     /translation="MTDASFHDGREAPLNLGAEDGDDLQVISTLTQDAVFPMTEMKWQP
                     SQRRFGLLLNRFRWEDKDAATRRGRAFERVQSVLVFDSVLSVASQGVDRSDKDMVVSLL
                     SVDFEAGEDGAGQIILTLAGDGAIRLAVEAIDATLKDVTRPYQAPSGQAPHHPE"
     gene            complement(17336..17812)
                     /locus_tag="AD11_02904"
     CDS             complement(17809..19077)
                     /gene="murA"
                     /locus_tag="AD11_02905"
                     /EC_number="2.5.1.7"
                     /inference="ab initio prediction:Prodigal:002006"
                     /inference="similar to AA sequence:UniProtKB:Q9HVW7"
                     /codon_start=1
                     /transl_table=11
                     /product="UDP-N-acetylglucosamine
                     1-carboxyvinyltransferase"
                     /db_xref="COG:COG0766"
                     /translation="MDSILVTGNGPLNGQIPIAGAKNACLTLMPATLLSEEPLTLTNAP
                     RLSDIKTMTLLLQSLGAEVSSLQDGQVIAMSSHSLTSHVADYEIVRKMRASNLVLGPLL
                     TRFGEAVVSLPGGCAIGARPMDLHVEGLEALGAEIELKDGYLHAKAPGGLKGAVHEMRF
                     ASVGATENIVMAATLAKGTTVLKNAAREPEIVDLVECLRKMGAQISGEGTSTIEIQGVD
                     RLHGATHQVVTDRIELGTYMLAPAICGGEVELLGGRMRLVDSFAEKLEAAGVSVTETDK
                     GLKVARKNGRVQSVDVVTEPFPGFPTDLQAQIMALMCTAEGTSVLEERIFENRFMHAPE
                     LVRMGANIEVHGGTATVTGVEQLKGAPVMATDLRASVSLILAGLAAEGETTVSRVYHLD
                     RGYEHVVRKLEGVGAKIERIKGQ"
     gene            complement(17809..19077)
                     /locus_tag="AD11_02905"
                     /gene="murA"
     CDS             complement(19084..19239)
                     /locus_tag="AD11_02906"
                     /inference="ab initio prediction:Prodigal:002006"
                     /codon_start=1
                     /transl_table=11
                     /product="hypothetical protein"
                     /translation="MTEKKTPKKHGKSGDARDERLKAALKANMARRKAQAKARAASGNT
                     VDKDEG"
     gene            complement(19084..19239)
                     /locus_tag="AD11_02906"
     tRNA            19323..19397
                     /locus_tag="AD11_02907"
                     /product="tRNA-Thr"
                     /inference="COORDINATES:profile:Aragorn:001002"
                     /note="tRNA-Thr(ggt)"
     gene            19323..19397
                     /locus_tag="AD11_02907"
     CDS             complement(20054..20629)
                     /locus_tag="AD11_02908"
                     /inference="ab initio prediction:Prodigal:002006"
                     /codon_start=1
                     /transl_table=11
                     /product="hypothetical protein"
                     /translation="MRGVFVCALSALFSIFASVSSAATLSPTEGLAVDFSSGTTFDIYD
                     VYWSASPFAANQLRVTVYSGPGLTGSVVGSRVLPFAASGGGMYIDTPSAGPNGSIIATA
                     EFGTIENFSFSNLAVLLDATGRRLGNATYESAPYVASPSPVPLPAGLLLIVSALGALGA
                     LRTLNKRRLHGVEPEVKLSACQSRAAAY"
     gene            complement(20054..20629)
                     /locus_tag="AD11_02908"
     CDS             complement(20926..21618)
                     /gene="fixK_1"
                     /locus_tag="AD11_02909"
                     /inference="ab initio prediction:Prodigal:002006"
                     /inference="similar to AA sequence:UniProtKB:P26488"
                     /codon_start=1
                     /transl_table=11
                     /product="Nitrogen fixation regulation protein FixK"
                     /db_xref="COG:COG0664"
                     /translation="MAHEAQKAIARQSLLLKSLPDQHVDTLLSHAIWRSYDRGETIFLQ
                     EEKAKAVHVVLAGWVKLFRMSPTGAEAVVSVFTRGESFGEAVALRNVPYPVSAEAVSAC
                     EIMHIPSPLLLSLMKEDPEIGVSILASTFTHLHALVAQLEQLKAQTGAQRVAEFLLSLC
                     DTDAQACDVELPYDKMLIAGRLGMKPESLSRAFSRLKTVGVKINRNHAEIADVDRLRDY
                     AESDPSEK"
     gene            complement(20926..21618)
                     /locus_tag="AD11_02909"
                     /gene="fixK_1"
     CDS             21797..23020
                     /gene="hemA_2"
                     /locus_tag="AD11_02910"
                     /EC_number="2.3.1.37"
                     /inference="ab initio prediction:Prodigal:002006"
                     /inference="similar to AA sequence:UniProtKB:P18079"
                     /codon_start=1
                     /transl_table=11
                     /product="5-aminolevulinate synthase"
                     /db_xref="COG:COG0156"
                     /translation="MDYERFFSQSLDSLREEGNYRVFIDLQRRCGSFPNARQTDGQVQR
                     DVRIWCSNDYLGMGQHPAVISAMHDALDRCGAGAGGTRNISGTTHDHVLLESELADLHG
                     KEAALLFTSGYVSNWAALGTLASKIPGLIVFSDALNHASMIEGIRHSRAQKVIWKHNDL
                     EDLEAKLAAADPDAPKMIAFESVYSMDGDIAPIKEICDLADKYDAMTYLDEVHAVGLYG
                     PRGGGIAEREGLMDRLTVIEGTLGKAFGVVGGYIAASAALCDFVRSFASGFIFTTALPP
                     SIAAGAAASIRHLKQSSAERNLQKARVAQVRARLDAEGIPHLPNPSHIIPVMVGDPVKC
                     KFISDTLLEEFGIYIQPINYPTVPKGTERLRITPSPVHTDADIGHLVNALSALWQRCQI
                     ARMPMAAQ"
     gene            21797..23020
                     /locus_tag="AD11_02910"
                     /gene="hemA_2"
     CDS             complement(23077..23325)
                     /locus_tag="AD11_02911"
                     /inference="ab initio prediction:Prodigal:002006"
                     /codon_start=1
                     /transl_table=11
                     /product="hypothetical protein"
                     /translation="MIANTLTRAWLALLVLSLGSAVLTTMPLPSEVLGGGILILALAKS
                     RIILAHYLDLATSPSWLRGFTMVLTGFAVLIFGLYLI"
     gene            complement(23077..23325)
                     /locus_tag="AD11_02911"
     CDS             complement(23331..23879)
                     /gene="ctaE_2"
                     /locus_tag="AD11_02912"
                     /EC_number="1.9.3.1"
                     /inference="ab initio prediction:Prodigal:002006"
                     /inference="similar to AA sequence:UniProtKB:Q9AEL8"
                     /codon_start=1
                     /transl_table=11
                     /product="Cytochrome c oxidase subunit 3"
                     /db_xref="COG:COG1845"
                     /translation="MSDTSLIDELPGELLMWVLIISELLVFGAGMIAFMGVRLTDPVGF
                     AEAQSHLHRTGAAFNTAVLVTSGYLAAQALHWRQASRRGAARLALFGAALLGVVFLIIK
                     GTEYADKAAQGIGYETHPFFLFYYLLTGFHAAHVLAGVGILLLVSWRDDPRNIEAGAQF
                     WHMVDLVWIMLFPVIYLLG"
     gene            complement(23331..23879)
                     /locus_tag="AD11_02912"
                     /gene="ctaE_2"
     CDS             complement(23876..25798)
                     /locus_tag="AD11_02913"
                     /inference="ab initio prediction:Prodigal:002006"
                     /codon_start=1
                     /transl_table=11
                     /product="hypothetical protein"
                     /translation="MVRIEFEPWEPEETIGKLWHTLASRLDAPEVHVGAAVDLSEVAGR
                     LAVLFRGLGGSPGVELRPVSPEVSRHRLSWRRKLATEAELMPRASFDGEVLRLPDRLAV
                     FPVREANGALYVWLAAAAAHAGTRIDEDDPLRADVHALIAAQSMVETTLDDAPGLRPLY
                     TELCKGVLHHRDIPGLPPVEATVEELVRHMLGDPAPLSDRAEQMLKLDNDLIAPRGYQP
                     MRPVPLWPELRAVGFSEHNEVENPETEGPPEESSEKTHRARRRKSDQANRSDSFILHKF
                     EAILSWAEFLNINRRIDDDDPDNAKKAADDQEEIGLGQISKAPPTKLKLHLDLAPEDVN
                     RERLSGRILYPEWDVRTGQYLPDHVNVLLSDAEIREDAAEFGKDPATARRIRAVKRQFE
                     ALRPGRVMTRGHLDGDQLDIEAAVRAETDRMASGEGNERIWMQSRPVARDLAVSIVLDV
                     SRSTESAVTGRAVIDVEREALAALAWGLNACGDDFAIHAFSSLKRQRVYVQRCKRFDEP
                     MSSTVEQRIASLRPGHYTRLGAAIRHCSADLAKQTRKRRLLLVITDGKPNDLDHYEGRH
                     GIEDTRQAVLEARRAGQSVFGVTIDKTGKSWFPRMFGQGGFAVIPDPHRLTMALPQIYR
                     QLVGA"
     gene            complement(23876..25798)
                     /locus_tag="AD11_02913"
     CDS             complement(25808..26617)
                     /gene="nirQ"
                     /locus_tag="AD11_02914"
                     /inference="ab initio prediction:Prodigal:002006"
                     /inference="similar to AA sequence:UniProtKB:Q02441"
                     /codon_start=1
                     /transl_table=11
                     /product="Denitrification regulatory protein NirQ"
                     /db_xref="COG:COG0714"
                     /translation="MDGSRNMGTGAADAPFYLPQRDECDVFTAAYNNDLPVLLKGPTGC
                     GKTRFVAHMAARLGRPLYTVACHDDLAAADLIGRYLLKGGETVWVDGPLTRAVREGAIC
                     YLDEVVEARKDVTVVLHPLTDDRRILPIDRTGEELEAAPGFMLVASYNPGYQNILKTLK
                     PSTRQRFISLEFDFPSPEMEAEVVAQESGLALERCKPLIRLANKLRGLKGQDLEEGVST
                     RLVVYAATLIAQGMSTDRAILAAMIEPLTDDEDIKRGLLDLVTAVFG"
     gene            complement(25808..26617)
                     /locus_tag="AD11_02914"
                     /gene="nirQ"
     CDS             complement(26620..28020)
                     /gene="norB"
                     /locus_tag="AD11_02915"
                     /EC_number="1.7.2.5"
                     /inference="ab initio prediction:Prodigal:002006"
                     /inference="similar to AA sequence:UniProtKB:P98008"
                     /codon_start=1
                     /transl_table=11
                     /product="Nitric oxide reductase subunit B"
                     /translation="MKYESQKIAYAYFAVAMALFAIQVIGGLLAGLIYVFPNFLSELLP
                     FNIVRMLHTNSLIVWLILGFFGAAYFLIPEESEREIHSPKLAYLQLIILVVGTLGVVVT
                     YVFNLFEGNWLLGKEGREFLEQPKWVKAGIVVAALIFLYNVSMTVLKGKKTAITNILLL
                     GLWGLALLFLFAFYNPGNLALDKQYWWYVVHLWVEGVWELIMASILAYLMLKLTGVDRE
                     IVEKWLYVIVAAALFSGILGTGHHYYWIGTPAYWQWIGSIFSSLEVIPFFAMMAFAFVM
                     VWKGRRDHPNKAALLWSLGCATLAFFGAGVWGFLHTLHGVNYYTHGTQITAAHGHLAFY
                     GAYVCLNLAIFSYAMPILKNRDPYNQVLNMGSFWLMTSGMVFMTFVLTFGGTVQTHMQR
                     VVGDYFMDVQDQIAIFYWMRLGSGVVVVLGALLFIYSIWVPRKEMVEPGPIERDRLEND
                     PDHVAAES"
     gene            complement(26620..28020)
                     /locus_tag="AD11_02915"
                     /gene="norB"
     CDS             complement(28037..28486)
                     /gene="norC"
                     /locus_tag="AD11_02916"
                     /inference="ab initio prediction:Prodigal:002006"
                     /inference="similar to AA sequence:UniProtKB:Q52527"
                     /codon_start=1
                     /transl_table=11
                     /product="Nitric oxide reductase subunit C"
                     /db_xref="COG:COG2010"
                     /translation="MREVMTKSMARNIFYGGSLFFILIFLALSAHSHWYIVNSENSAKL
                     DESVVRGKHVWEKHACINCHTILGEGAYFAPEVANVMTRWGVLDDPESAFESLKGWMEA
                     QPTGIPGRRQMPQFNLSDEELRDLTNFLIWTDNIDAQGWPPNEAG"
     gene            complement(28037..28486)
                     /locus_tag="AD11_02916"
                     /gene="norC"
     CDS             complement(28586..29767)
                     /locus_tag="AD11_02917"
                     /inference="ab initio prediction:Prodigal:002006"
                     /codon_start=1
                     /transl_table=11
                     /product="hypothetical protein"
                     /translation="MPAIVARVLGEAFRVFFLSAGLYGLFVGLVWGLWLAVPYMAPDYG
                     MTPPMWHAHEMIFGYATAALGGFFLTAVPNWTGAPEARARFITLAAGLWLAGRMAMWFS
                     GMLPPVLVAMVDLAFVPVLAAKILTQLIRRPKPQNMIFLLLLSLIWAADLMTHLEWMEV
                     TADTLQTGLRAGLLSLCAMIAILGGRITPAFTRNAMKREGVPEADWPVSVAVLDKAGMI
                     LALILPLSVLVFGAGPVAGVVALALGAVQVLRMARWRARWAVRQPILLALHLGLGMLAL
                     GLVLWGLSVLGLGNEVAALHVLGIGCVGGMTLAVMSRAALGHSGRALIAPAPMVVAYGL
                     MAVAALSRWIGADLNAGYMVAMLLSDGLWVCAFALYLIAMWPALTGPRAARAG"
     gene            complement(28586..29767)
                     /locus_tag="AD11_02917"
     CDS             30001..31677
                     /gene="nirS_1"
                     /locus_tag="AD11_02918"
                     /EC_number="1.7.2.1"
                     /inference="ab initio prediction:Prodigal:002006"
                     /inference="similar to AA sequence:UniProtKB:P24040"
                     /codon_start=1
                     /transl_table=11
                     /product="Nitrite reductase"
                     /translation="MSLGISYNKTGRAFGAGLAMLLGSVAAPAFAEEPTLSEEAFESSK
                     QLYFEQCAGCHGVLRKGATGKSLEPHWKKTAADGTVTEGGTLALGQERLEKIIAWGTEG
                     GMNNFSDIMTEQEIKDMATYIQMEAPKPPEMSLEQMKETRKVYVEEADYPTEPLHGRNW
                     ENFFVVIERDVGKVAVIDGDTKEVLTHIPTGYAVHVLKASEHHSITEPEHPGRFWYTMG
                     RDGKMTKIDLWQKPENMLVSEVKIAYDARDVAVSGDGKYVIGGGYWPPHFAIVDAQTME
                     PVKVVSTRGVNVDGDYVEEARVAAIYTTPNEPTWIVAIKELGQLWQVDYTDLDNLRIDK
                     IDSAKFLHDGFFDPTGRYFQIAANASNKMVVVDTQTHKLEAMIDTAALPHPGPGANWVD
                     PNCGPVAGTTHLGVGTVTVWGNDPENRPDDAWKVCYEVETDGPGLFVRTHPNSDYIWAD
                     QTKHPEPEIQQSVQVISKETGEIVKTIQITEDEGSAAVHFEFNADGTEVWVSKWNLSDS
                     KEPNGQIVIFDAKTLEEIGRIEGLYAPTGKFNVYNRSNHVT"
     gene            30001..31677
                     /locus_tag="AD11_02918"
                     /gene="nirS_1"
     CDS             31802..33589
                     /locus_tag="AD11_02919"
                     /inference="ab initio prediction:Prodigal:002006"
                     /codon_start=1
                     /transl_table=11
                     /product="hypothetical protein"
                     /translation="MTSEPDKKPPIWRRYFLWGMPVAGIAAAFVGGIIFWGGFNTAMEA
                     TNTKDFCISCHEMRDFVYEEYTGTIHDVNRSGVGAVCSDCHVPKDWTHKIIRKIKASKE
                     LYGKMVGTINTREKFEAKRVHLAMNEWERMKATDSRECRNCHDFESMMPEFQKPRARQQ
                     HLNAMEIGQTCIDCHKGIAHSDARDRADEEYLEKLETPNPDFIRPIPPEYLVSLERIEA
                     KEAAEAEAEKAAKAAQQEAVQAQIAAAVDAAVAEERAAANGEEAAAPAGGGGGDVPGNV
                     DWNAVASADLKLFYPGQASFEWVQNGKFHGGARPLTKGGDQCSTCHAKELDTIGNKIVA
                     GGDLEPTPIPGKRGVIDATVQAAHDDENLYIRLQWPDAGHNPAPFVDGGKMDPDNQIKV
                     AMMITGTGIEMGDQVGCWASCHADNSYMPFDPGAEAIAANGDVSGRLTAQDTVTKYISE
                     SRTEVDTKGRRGKPMGGWEKLHTAEQIEQYLADGTYLDLMRVYADGSATNGYLLEQRVV
                     NDGEIAASAELSGGMWTVVFTRPLTSGAPGDVPLEAGNTYTVGFAIHDDFAAARFHHVT
                     LDTSLALDDDSAFINVVKQ"
     gene            31802..33589
                     /locus_tag="AD11_02919"
     CDS             33643..34044
                     /gene="petE"
                     /locus_tag="AD11_02920"
                     /inference="ab initio prediction:Prodigal:002006"
                     /inference="protein motif:HAMAP:MF_00566"
                     /codon_start=1
                     /transl_table=11
                     /product="Plastocyanin"
                     /translation="MKPHRLLPALLLLAAPAWADETAEICAEAEDRYVEMFDQPSSAVE
                     DAEVVLMYKYNFCPRELTVKPGTTVRWVNVDKRTSHSVLLKDGSEPESDRLFPEESVDM
                     TFLTPGPQEYLCGPHWETQDMIGMITVEP"
     gene            33643..34044
                     /locus_tag="AD11_02920"
                     /gene="petE"
     CDS             34247..35008
                     /gene="sumT_2"
                     /locus_tag="AD11_02921"
                     /EC_number="2.1.1.107"
                     /inference="ab initio prediction:Prodigal:002006"
                     /inference="similar to AA sequence:UniProtKB:O34744"
                     /codon_start=1
                     /transl_table=11
                     /product="Uroporphyrinogen-III C-methyltransferase"
                     /db_xref="COG:COG0007"
                     /translation="MSGKVFLIGAGPGDPELMTLRALRMLQEADVVVYDRLVSDGILAL
                     HADGARLIPVGKAPKCHTVPQDRINEILKEEALAGHTVARLKGGDPMIFGRGSEEAAYL
                     MAYGIAVEYAPGITAAQGASSSTGVPLTHRGLATSVQYVTGHRQADKVLDLDWKRLADP
                     DSTLVVYMGVANIGQIAMGLMTESLPGSTPVLAVGKATTPDESRMVSRLDQLAADVRKA
                     DLKAPTLFIIGKVVSLYAERPLADLLEQAHG"
     gene            34247..35008
                     /locus_tag="AD11_02921"
                     /gene="sumT_2"
     CDS             35001..35426
                     /locus_tag="AD11_02922"
                     /inference="ab initio prediction:Prodigal:002006"
                     /codon_start=1
                     /transl_table=11
                     /product="hypothetical protein"
                     /translation="MAKLGHKSLGQRQVPAGGQAPSRGMDRVLPRRAGQRSGWTAHAVL
                     TTAVVLATSAFAAEAIDPNALKRLVHQDCGSCHGLSLKGGLGPDLRSETLQHYDADVLT
                     GVILDGIPDTAMPPWRPLISEEEAEWIARYLLEQEEQ"
     gene            35001..35426
                     /locus_tag="AD11_02922"
     CDS             35423..36568
                     /locus_tag="AD11_02923"
                     /inference="ab initio prediction:Prodigal:002006"
                     /codon_start=1
                     /transl_table=11
                     /product="hypothetical protein"
                     /translation="MKHLILGLAATLMITTAHADPTATGDLGLVIERAKGSVLLVDQSD
                     RAALARIEGLGDLSHASLVYSPDERFAYVFGRDGGLTKVDIVTRQIVNRVVQAGNAIGG
                     AISDDGKLVAVSNYEPGGVRVFDADTLEMVADIPTDSKTIGLVDAPGRRFVFTMWDTGE
                     TWIADFAKGDPAITKITDMGKNPYDALITANGRTYITGLFGEDGLTALDLWAENPEPIR
                     VLPDYGRGQEEMPVYKMPHLEGWALTGREFVLPAVGHHEVLWIDSDTLTETGRTKTHGQ
                     PVFAMARPDGRQVWVNFAHPLNDTIQVIDSVSKEIIHEFKPGPAVLHMEFTPRGHEVWL
                     SVRDANKVMVYDTQTFEKLREIDADSPSGIFFTARAHKTGL"
     gene            35423..36568
                     /locus_tag="AD11_02923"
     CDS             36572..37561
                     /locus_tag="AD11_02924"
                     /inference="ab initio prediction:Prodigal:002006"
                     /codon_start=1
                     /transl_table=11
                     /product="hypothetical protein"
                     /translation="MDHITDPIDRRLLDEFQRDFPITDHPFQVLGNTLGLDEAEVIDRL
                     TRMRATGRITRVGATIAPGAVSASTLAAVAAPDERLEEVAAMIDAEPGVNHNYQREDDW
                     NLWFVATGPDRTHVNDTLARISHRTGLRVLDLRLVRPFNVDLGFRMSGNTRNVPGPRKV
                     DCSAMRDGDRPLLQALSSGLQLVIDPFADLARSLGRSAPEVMARIEALHDAGIISRLGV
                     IVRHRALGWSANAMVVWDMPADQVGTAGPALAAHPGVTLCYERNPVEDIWPYRLYSMIH
                     ARSRSEALETLSSAVALPELASARHKVLFSTRCFKQTGALIHQKEAAA"
     gene            36572..37561
                     /locus_tag="AD11_02924"
     CDS             37558..38007
                     /locus_tag="AD11_02925"
                     /inference="ab initio prediction:Prodigal:002006"
                     /codon_start=1
                     /transl_table=11
                     /product="hypothetical protein"
                     /translation="MTLDATDRAILNRMQDDLPLSTHPYATIATELSISESDLLDRLKR
                     MKEERIITRFGPFFDAAAMGGAFCLCAMAVPPENFETVLTKVNAHPEVAHNYERTHRLN
                     MWFVLATETPEGIEATADAIERETGIEVLCFPKLQEFFIGFRVAA"
     gene            37558..38007
                     /locus_tag="AD11_02925"
     CDS             38004..38486
                     /locus_tag="AD11_02926"
                     /inference="ab initio prediction:Prodigal:002006"
                     /codon_start=1
                     /transl_table=11
                     /product="hypothetical protein"
                     /translation="MIDAKDREIIEALQGGLPLVPAPYAQVASDMGMDEDELLLRLADL
                     KSSGVIRRIAAAPNHYKLGMTSNGMTVWDVEDDHVTELGTRIGALPFVTHCYERPRALP
                     DWPYNLFAMVHGTDRDEVEEKRAEITAILGEACRAKDILYSTRILKKTGLRLKTKG"
     gene            38004..38486
                     /locus_tag="AD11_02926"
     CDS             38490..39704
                     /gene="pqqE_1"
                     /locus_tag="AD11_02927"
                     /EC_number="1.21.98.4"
                     /inference="ab initio prediction:Prodigal:002006"
                     /inference="similar to AA sequence:UniProtKB:P71517"
                     /codon_start=1
                     /transl_table=11
                     /product="PqqA peptide cyclase"
                     /db_xref="COG:COG0535"
                     /translation="MFRLTEYMHQLVTPTPVRKRRPGPVKPVVIWNLTRRCNLKCRHCY
                     TVSADVAFPGELNHEQAMVTLEDLGQFRVPALILSGGEPLDRFDFFDIAKRARDLVPML
                     ALSTNGTRIHDETADMIADVGFNYVGISLDGIGATNDWFRGVEGAFADALRGVRECKKR
                     GIKVGLRFCLTEGTQHHLPDLLQLCDDEGVDKFYLSHLVYAGRGDKNRGEDAEHMRTRN
                     GLDLLLERAWEAASGGRPLDIVTGNNDADAGYFLNWVRARFDADKAAHVREHLAAWGGN
                     SSGLGVANIDNLGRVHPDTYWSDYTVGNVKTKPFSELWTSDDPMLAMLRTRPRPLKGRC
                     GACQLKDVCGGNTRIRALQLTGDPWAEDPACYLTNQEIGVEDAGERLQVTPFRGKSHDP
                     AHQFF"
     gene            38490..39704
                     /locus_tag="AD11_02927"
                     /gene="pqqE_1"
     CDS             39679..41232
                     /gene="nirS_2"
                     /locus_tag="AD11_02928"
                     /EC_number="1.7.2.1"
                     /inference="ab initio prediction:Prodigal:002006"
                     /inference="similar to AA sequence:UniProtKB:P24474"
                     /codon_start=1
                     /transl_table=11
                     /product="Nitrite reductase"
                     /db_xref="COG:COG2010"
                     /translation="MTRRINSFDTLKIGTFCSLLLAGTAWADAPADYAEHCASCHGENR
                     LGGVGPALIPETLKRMRGPRVAAVIAEGRTATQMPAFSHELDALQIEELAGWLKSPLET
                     DPEWGEADIMASRTLDEDYVPVDAPVWDSDPMNITLAVETGDHHVSVLDGDTFEVLDRF
                     ETPFAVHGGPKFSPDGRYVFIMSRDGWVQKYDIWALKQVGRVRAGLNSRNIAMSGDGKW
                     VAVANYLPNSLTLLSTEDLSVAKVVEVKSKKGVRSRVSAVYQAPPRESFVLALKDVPEI
                     WEVFYGANPPQSGLGHDFRIEGQFKNPDPFPVRKITTPDYLDDFFFDQSYEYVMGASRD
                     GEGGQVIDLVIGQKVADLDLPGMPHLGSGITWQHGDTTVMATPHLTDGTVSVIDMETWD
                     TVKRIKTEGPGFFMRSHENSPYVWADVFFGPNKDAMHVIDKQSLEIVKTLRPAPGKTVA
                     HVEFTKDGSHALVSIWEDDGAVIVYDAQTLEEVRRLPMRKPSGKYNVWNKITFSEGTSH
                     "
     gene            39679..41232
                     /locus_tag="AD11_02928"
                     /gene="nirS_2"
     CDS             41189..41452
                     /locus_tag="AD11_02929"
                     /inference="ab initio prediction:Prodigal:002006"
                     /codon_start=1
                     /transl_table=11
                     /product="hypothetical protein"
                     /translation="MSGTKSPSRKEPATEGKWPVWKLAILLYPATALTVAINLFLAGLI
                     ANSVGYGIIEPVTAILWSIPLGVPASWLAGRWVRGLMDEADS"
     gene            41189..41452
                     /locus_tag="AD11_02929"
     CDS             41594..42058
                     /locus_tag="AD11_02930"
                     /inference="ab initio prediction:Prodigal:002006"
                     /codon_start=1
                     /transl_table=11
                     /product="hypothetical protein"
                     /translation="MPAFNPLHMSAVCASRAACAVAGIFLLLLQLLGPALASPGESMWV
                     EICSEAGAVWVQVDLEEDTTDPTAPCPNCADCALCAVTSAAPVPEMPVFYREGLIHAAH
                     CENRDLLSVTSVKRLWPETRGPPRVTQETTERAPRASMASTQIIGGAPWS"
     gene            41594..42058
                     /locus_tag="AD11_02930"
     CDS             42049..44226
                     /locus_tag="AD11_02931"
                     /inference="ab initio prediction:Prodigal:002006"
                     /codon_start=1
                     /transl_table=11
                     /product="hypothetical protein"
                     /translation="MVVSRAIHFLLALSLSCLMAISAHADSLASFLPDIEPADLAPGAD
                     AFGPVRDDVPVAPVLKGGETVAWAFLTSDFVGTTGYSGKPIHVVAAIDDDAVLTGVKLV
                     KHSEPIVLIGIPNSRMVELTEGYTGLDLKVEVETGGEGHDLDIISGATVTIMVIDDSLV
                     RGGIKVSRALGLGGLSPLLADGPKREIDMAKNSAYDWATLSGDGSVRRLTLDVGQVNAA
                     FEATGDQRAIKRPEPGEPDDTFIDMHLALVSVPSIGKSLLGEAEYQNLVEWLDEGEQAI
                     LVLGRGAYSFKGSGYVRGGIFDRIQLIQGDNSVRFFDKQQERLGKVAASDAPSFTELDI
                     FKIPAEAEFNPAEPFRLQLLVQRAIGAVEKTFLTFDLGYKLPERYLLPVAASAVVDDAT
                     GEAAAKAALWQRIWKDRTVEIGVLGIMLLVLTATFFFQFHATMNARVFYWFRIGYLTMT
                     LFFIGWYANAQLSVVNLMALAGSLRTGFSWDAFLLDPLVFIQWFAVAAALLFWGRGAYC
                     GWLCPFGALQELTNKIARACRVPQWTLPWGLNERLWPAKYMIFLVLFGISFVSIPLAEK
                     YAEIEPFKTAIILKFMRDWPFVVFALLLLGVGLFIERFYCRYLCPLGGALAIPARIRMF
                     DWLRRYKECGTPCQTCANECPVQAIHPTGEINPNECVTCLHCQVLYQSETKCPVVIRQL
                     KRRAKTGSVDLKTPLGQPPANHPNAKPQSVS"
     gene            42049..44226
                     /locus_tag="AD11_02931"
     CDS             44243..46150
                     /gene="nosZ"
                     /locus_tag="AD11_02932"
                     /EC_number="1.7.2.4"
                     /inference="ab initio prediction:Prodigal:002006"
                     /inference="similar to AA sequence:UniProtKB:P94127"
                     /codon_start=1
                     /transl_table=11
                     /product="Nitrous-oxide reductase"
                     /translation="MSDNESKLNITRRGMLGATATGAVLAGTGLGSTLMTAKQASAAAN
                     ANLEPGELDEYYGFWSSGQTGELRILGFPSMRELMRVPVFNRCSATGWGQTNESLKIMT
                     DGLLPETKEFLAKRGLKTYDNGDLHHPHMSFTDGTYDGRYLFMNDKANTRVARVRCDVM
                     KCDKITEIPNAKAIHGLRPQKFPRTGYVFANGEDETPLVNDGTVLDDPSQYVNIFTALD
                     GDTMEVAWQVIVSGNLDNTDCDYQGKYAYSTSYNSEMGMNLAEMTENELDHVVVFNLAE
                     IEAGIEAGDYQELKGVKVLDGRKGQNKKYTRYIPIPNSPHGINTAPDGKHVCINGKLSP
                     TVSIMDVTKLDALFESDADPRSCIVGEPQLGLGPLHTAYDGQGNAFTTLFLDSQIVKWN
                     IEKAIEAYGGADVDPIISKVDVHYQPGHNSTSMGETKDADGKWLISMNKFSKDRFLNVG
                     PLKPENEQLIDISSDEMKVVHDGPTFAEPHDSIIVRSDIVNPVNVWDRADVTWEDARKQ
                     AEADGIDLEEGAEEPIRDGNKVRVYMTSQAPTFSLEKFTVKQGDEVTVYITNLDDVDDV
                     THGFCLGNYGIAMEVAPLATASVTFTADRPGVHWFYCQWFCHALHMEMRGRMLVEPAGA
                     "
     gene            44243..46150
                     /locus_tag="AD11_02932"
                     /gene="nosZ"
     CDS             46155..47411
                     /gene="nosD"
                     /locus_tag="AD11_02933"
                     /inference="ab initio prediction:Prodigal:002006"
                     /inference="similar to AA sequence:UniProtKB:P19843"
                     /codon_start=1
                     /transl_table=11
                     /product="putative ABC transporter binding protein NosD"
                     /translation="MRWSLLIPLLLGSPLWAADWDVPNRAGAINEILAQAADGDTLRLS
                     PGVYTETLVLDRPVIIDGLGQATIDGKGNGSVITVTGPGVTVRGLTVIGSGSSHDGIDS
                     GIQLTKTAKAPVVEDNVLLGNLYGVDIHGAKDSIVRGNRIEGRLDQRMNDRGNGVYVWN
                     APGARVEDNDIRYGRDGIFVNSSKKNTFTGNLFRDLRFAVHYMYADDSIVSDNVSIGND
                     LGYAVMFTTNVKVVDNVSVGDREHGVMLNYANKSQITGNVVIGAKEKCTFLYNSNKNEF
                     TDNWFQGCGIGIHFTAGSERNRIVGNSFIGNRTQVKYVSTKWVEWSEDGRGNYWSDFAA
                     YDVDGDGIADAPYRPNDSMDHVLWTQPSAKLLLGSPAVQLVRWSQSAFPALLPGGVIDS
                     NPLMQAPEPPAMKKVPHDG"
     gene            46155..47411
                     /locus_tag="AD11_02933"
                     /gene="nosD"
     CDS             47401..48294
                     /gene="nosF"
                     /locus_tag="AD11_02934"
                     /inference="ab initio prediction:Prodigal:002006"
                     /inference="similar to AA sequence:UniProtKB:P19844"
                     /codon_start=1
                     /transl_table=11
                     /product="putative ABC transporter ATP-binding protein
                     NosF"
                     /db_xref="COG:COG1131"
                     /translation="MTDKALSITQVSKDRGKTRVLDDITLSLAPGQRVALLGHNGAGKS
                     TLIKSILGLTPIHGGAIRIGDTTPGTAQARRDTAYLPEAVSFHPALTGREQLTLFAKLS
                     GAIADVPGLLDRVGLSDALDRRIGTYSKGMRQRLGLAQVLLGQPKVALLDEPTSGLDPI
                     SRQDLYAIIDELAAQGTAVLIASHALTEVEARTDRIAIMRKGRMVADDTLNNLSALAGL
                     PIRLRVRASVNADALAAELGGNRINGASVELLCSPDDKMEALRRIAGLGDAVADVEMTP
                     PRLEDLYRHYAQEEMQ"
     gene            47401..48294
                     /locus_tag="AD11_02934"
                     /gene="nosF"
     CDS             48291..49112
                     /gene="nosY"
                     /locus_tag="AD11_02935"
                     /inference="ab initio prediction:Prodigal:002006"
                     /inference="similar to AA sequence:UniProtKB:P19845"
                     /codon_start=1
                     /transl_table=11
                     /product="putative ABC transporter permease protein NosY"
                     /db_xref="COG:COG1277"
                     /translation="MTRFLAITRTEMLILRRNRWLLVATLIMVLFALALTFAGSAPTGT
                     LGVDMLTVSVASMTTLSVYLAPLLALMISFDAIAGDVDRGSLSLLLSYPAGRGEILLGK
                     FTAHLAALAFAMTVGFGTAGAVAAFFGGAGPESLMALARLILTSILLGAVFLALGYLLS
                     ALARGATAAAGLSAGLWLVFVVLYDLGLLGAVVMDKGGTFTQSVFPWVMVANPADAFRL
                     WNIAATEGVAMASGMTGAAQALPVWAAPASLLIWPVLGFILARAAFRRVEP"
     gene            48291..49112
                     /locus_tag="AD11_02935"
                     /gene="nosY"
     CDS             49109..49624
                     /gene="nosL"
                     /locus_tag="AD11_02936"
                     /inference="ab initio prediction:Prodigal:002006"
                     /inference="similar to AA sequence:UniProtKB:O68481"
                     /codon_start=1
                     /transl_table=11
                     /product="Copper-binding lipoprotein NosL"
                     /translation="MKRFCLIALVALTACKEEMAVAPDPVDLTPDALSYFCQMNIAEHG
                     GPKGQIHLEGYPVPLFFAQVRDMVAYLKSPERDAKITAVYVSDMGVATNWRQPGISNWI
                     AADDATFVVGSNVAGGMGAPEVVPFADPTAADVFITQYGGAQMPLPDIPAAEVLGPVDL
                     DLKLETPS"
     gene            49109..49624
                     /locus_tag="AD11_02936"
                     /gene="nosL"
     CDS             49621..50529
                     /gene="apbE_2"
                     /locus_tag="AD11_02937"
                     /EC_number="2.7.1.180"
                     /inference="ab initio prediction:Prodigal:002006"
                     /inference="similar to AA sequence:UniProtKB:A5F5Y3"
                     /codon_start=1
                     /transl_table=11
                     /product="FAD:protein FMN transferase"
                     /db_xref="COG:COG1477"
                     /translation="MTPLSRRRFLTMSAACAAFPASAKPAPAAHWRGVALGAEASLRLE
                     GLTDAQAAPIIAAVEAELNRLENIFSLYRPQSELSRLNRDGQLSDPAPELLNVLSLCTA
                     LHEATNGAFDPTVQPLWSALATDARPEKTDAARRSVGWARVNVQTDMIRLPQPGVSALT
                     LNGIAQGAITDRISALLTAHDLRGVLVNMGEIAARGQRGDGQAWQVGLAGPGGNVRKSI
                     ELRDRAVATSNARSFMLTGDQGHILNPASGMRPAGIVSVSAPSAAIADGLSTALCALPK
                     TGFDTVLRSFPDVRLEMHIWS"
     gene            49621..50529
                     /locus_tag="AD11_02937"
                     /gene="apbE_2"
     tRNA            complement(50657..50746)
                     /locus_tag="AD11_02938"
                     /product="tRNA-Ser"
                     /inference="COORDINATES:profile:Aragorn:001002"
                     /note="tRNA-Ser(gct)"
     gene            complement(50657..50746)
                     /locus_tag="AD11_02938"
     CDS             complement(51004..51885)
                     /gene="gcvA_7"
                     /locus_tag="AD11_02939"
                     /inference="ab initio prediction:Prodigal:002006"
                     /inference="similar to AA sequence:UniProtKB:P0A9F6"
                     /codon_start=1
                     /transl_table=11
                     /product="Glycine cleavage system transcriptional
                     activator"
                     /translation="MADSLPTLKGLRAFEEAYWHGSFTLAAKALNVQQPAISYQIKKLE
                     QDLGAVLFEKSHGRLVPTPDASELYDSVSRAFRNIRTTAARIRAKEGDGVFAIATYPGI
                     GAYWLSSRLPELSERLDVQVKVITLVKDADLFVEPADCWILFGQGHWPGFEARKLIDEA
                     VCPVASPSLIERYRQPDGSIDVSSIPLIEQEDPERRWLSWEAWLDRSQDDWRLSDNRVV
                     VNDHGMALHLALTGAGVALGWTGIIQDLIDGQSLVPMSTHHARSNFGYWVLGREGFWDT
                     AQGGLVIDLLKN"
     gene            complement(51004..51885)
                     /locus_tag="AD11_02939"
                     /gene="gcvA_7"
     CDS             51989..53164
                     /gene="mmgC_1"
                     /locus_tag="AD11_02940"
                     /EC_number="1.3.99.-"
                     /inference="ab initio prediction:Prodigal:002006"
                     /inference="similar to AA sequence:UniProtKB:P45857"
                     /codon_start=1
                     /transl_table=11
                     /product="Acyl-CoA dehydrogenase"
                     /db_xref="COG:COG1960"
                     /translation="MSTDIEKILNMAREHAAAEVAPNVDAWNQSGVWPRAVSDKAGAAG
                     LTGLYAPEKYGGQGLSLGDGIRVYEELGMADGAYAFALSMHNICTFAGCSYGTEAFKEQ
                     WARDLTSGRKLANFALTEPQSGSDATNMYSRAVINTDGTWTINGAKAWVSLAGEADIYF
                     TVVKTSDQPGHQDMAMIAIPADTPGLSFGPRYETPSYNFLPLSEMYMKDVVVSEDNIIL
                     PVGQGLQGSLMAIDIARVSIASGCCGLMQAALDTALSYSKNRKMFGGKNLDLDGIQWML
                     GDVATELEASRLLYRAAANALGTPEGPVMAAHAKRFVPDAAIKAANTCTQVLGGMGLLK
                     PYGLDRLSRLSQMLRIVDGTTEISRVVIGRSLMKRAKNLPDLPIPKGFGAA"
     gene            51989..53164
                     /locus_tag="AD11_02940"
                     /gene="mmgC_1"
     CDS             53200..54822
                     /locus_tag="AD11_02941"
                     /EC_number="6.2.1.3"
                     /inference="ab initio prediction:Prodigal:002006"
                     /inference="similar to AA sequence:UniProtKB:Q5SKN9"
                     /codon_start=1
                     /transl_table=11
                     /product="Long-chain-fatty-acid--CoA ligase"
                     /db_xref="COG:COG0318"
                     /translation="MQKHFEAMEKTAANHVPLSPLSFLNRAAALHGKRTAVVYGDTRRD
                     WGEVVQRSRAVARGLAELGITKGDTISVLCPNIPELFELHFAVPLSGAVLNTLNTRLEP
                     ETVAYILDHADTNLVIVDRELVPLLSKAFELLGRDIPVVEVTDPNAAGQDSLGGQDYCE
                     LLNKGEYAGPAVPEDEWDAIALNYTSGTSGRPKGVVYHHRGAYLMALGTVAAWQMPSYP
                     VYLSVVPMFHCNGWGHPWVMALQGGTMVFTRVPAADKIMASIHEHGVTHLGAAPIVLQM
                     LAELDNSGTAPFYPAIKVMTAGAPPPPSVLEKTTAMGLDVMQVYGLTETYGHISQCLWQ
                     EEWADESPAEQARLQAQQGIAFPMVESVEVIDRDSWETVPRDGETQGEITIRGNTVMKG
                     YYKDAAATTEAFDKGYFWSGDAAVVNPDSYMQIRDRLKDVIISGGENISSVEVEAVLYR
                     HPAIQAAAVVAKPDPKWGEVPCAFVELRPGHLAEGREIIAFCREHLAGFKAPKSVVFTD
                     LPKTSTGKIQKFQLREKIKAAEP"
     gene            53200..54822
                     /locus_tag="AD11_02941"
     CDS             55151..56812
                     /gene="alkJ_2"
                     /locus_tag="AD11_02942"
                     /EC_number="1.1.99.-"
                     /inference="ab initio prediction:Prodigal:002006"
                     /inference="similar to AA sequence:UniProtKB:Q00593"
                     /codon_start=1
                     /transl_table=11
                     /product="Alcohol dehydrogenase [acceptor]"
                     /translation="MPVETFDYIVVGAGTAGCLLANRLSKDPSNRVLLLEAGKKDTYPW
                     IHIPVGYLYCIGNPRTDWLYRTEPDKGLNGRALLYPRGRTLGGCSSINGMIYMRGQARD
                     YDNWAKLSGEEDWSWENSVPDFKAHENHYKLDNGADPETGNNSRFSDLHGHGGEWRVEK
                     QRLRWDVLDAFANAAVEAGIEPTDDFNSGDNAGVGYFDVNQKSGWRWSTSKGFLRPAKA
                     RQNLAIWTEAQVERLTFDTAPDGATRCSGALVHCAGHSVTVCASTEVILSAGAINSPQI
                     LQLSGIGNAEFLKSHGIEVVLNAPAVGENLQDHLQIRAVFKVDGTKTLNTLANSLLGKA
                     RIGLQYALQRSGPMSMSPSQLGAFTRSDPSRAHPNLEYHVQPLSLEAFGEDLHDFPAIT
                     VSVCNLNPTSRGLVRIRSNKYTDAPMITPNYLATKDDRKVAADSLRQVREIMSKPAMQK
                     YSPQEWKPGVQFQTDEELANLAGDIANTIFHPVGTAKMGHEDDPTAVVDPYLKVKGIKG
                     LRVVDASIMPEITSGNTNAPTLMIAEKAARWILDSR"
     gene            55151..56812
                     /locus_tag="AD11_02942"
                     /gene="alkJ_2"
     CDS             57412..58293
                     /locus_tag="AD11_02943"
                     /inference="ab initio prediction:Prodigal:002006"
                     /codon_start=1
                     /transl_table=11
                     /product="hypothetical protein"
                     /translation="MGVASGDSISTDRSGVVQLVFVDETKIAIGPNARMMLDVTMLRGN
                     RKAKNFAVQALGGSFRFISGKSKKRAYSINTPTATMAVRGTTFDLWVVPGTQSAMLVLQ
                     GRVEMCGQNGNCREAGRQCSLLATTQAGSIGRPVDQESYDKALKKGFPFVQSQEQLLAP
                     LQVDFRGCGTDTLPPPPQRSEARETSPERGETGGVESAAAAESRSETPSGQSVGQGNGG
                     NIGSNTGSGNGNGGNIGPSSGSGDGRGGSIGGGSGSGGPGSGGTIGGGDTGGFGGAPGG
                     GGAGGNGGNSGS"
     gene            57412..58293
                     /locus_tag="AD11_02943"
     CDS             58386..60620
                     /locus_tag="AD11_02944"
                     /inference="ab initio prediction:Prodigal:002006"
                     /codon_start=1
                     /transl_table=11
                     /product="hypothetical protein"
                     /translation="MTGKPRERTGRRRAFQFVGLGLILFGCFIRVLDPYPVRMTRLIYF
                     DLLQRISPREYNPDLPVRVVDIDERSLANWGQWPWPRTLLAQMVNNLGEYGAASIAFDM
                     LFIEPDRFSPTRLLNDPALAGVVSVDHHASKLDNDVLFALEIANWPVVLGAAARQSGDG
                     RAVTPHAGIIEIGETPTAGLVTVPHWTPPAPPLDRSAAGVGGVNVSPLGGMGIIRRVPI
                     LWGGPDGTLPGLGVEALRVALDEPIIIAEGTPDEAGIMLAVEIGEFRLPTTENGEVWVR
                     YRRDNPDLYLSADDIMQDPDNPALRAEIEGHIILVGTSAAGLFDMHQTALGESVPGVSI
                     HAQILEQILTGEMMSRSDVTAALELLSFVTLGIVVTAVMARFGAVASFVAGGASAAVVL
                     GISWLAFQNQLILFDVTFPLMGGMANFGLLAGYLFISTEREKRVIRQIFSHYVAPEILD
                     EMEGTGHQLQLGGETQDITVMFSDIRGFTPLSESISATDLVALLNQLFSQIGDQILLER
                     GTIDKFIGDAVMAFWNAPLPVEDHPCRAAQAALLMRQALIEFNASDAMTGRPPIALATG
                     CATGRACVGNIGSKRRFNYTVIGDVVNVAARIEQSCRHVEYDILVSFSVYEKTRHDMAM
                     LEAGFVDLKGRTDLEPVFVLVGDKSMLNTPAFQRLEATHKKLIEAIRGRQPPDQVEAIC
                     EDCIAQARHIEPGLLNFYGALSGRAADFRSEFQSSQLIFSHHERESTSSA"
     gene            58386..60620
                     /locus_tag="AD11_02944"
     CDS             complement(60739..61485)
                     /gene="pdxJ_1"
                     /locus_tag="AD11_02945"
                     /EC_number="2.6.99.2"
                     /inference="ab initio prediction:Prodigal:002006"
                     /inference="similar to AA sequence:UniProtKB:P0A794"
                     /codon_start=1
                     /transl_table=11
                     /product="Pyridoxine 5'-phosphate synthase"
                     /db_xref="COG:COG0854"
                     /translation="MTDLSVNLNVAALLRNRREHPWPDVVDLARIALAAGAAGVTVHPR
                     PDERHTRPGDVRALRVLLDAEFSDRELNVEGYPDPRFLSLVQEVRADQVTLVPDDPTQA
                     TSDHGWDYETQGAMLAEVVAGLKRNGHRASLFSDPDATHMGPAAQTGADRVELYTGPFG
                     GAHSDPVAEDRELERLAEAAAAAKWQGLQVNAGHDLTVGGTRKLITRIPSITEVSIGHA
                     LFCDALTFGMAETVRRYLGSCAPAEE"
     gene            complement(60739..61485)
                     /locus_tag="AD11_02945"
                     /gene="pdxJ_1"
ORIGIN
        1 ccgcttcgta ccagcccacg gatccatctt cgaatatgac ctgaaactgg ccgtaattat
       61 acatgtcgga ggaaatctca tcagacaggc gcaacccgat accattcacc tgcacggggg
      121 cggcgtcggt gatctggcac cagacatcga cataatgcac gccgcaatcg acgattggag
      181 cggtggtctg catcagggcc ttgtgggtgt cccactccgc acctttggat tgttggttca
      241 ggttcatgcg gaacacgtaa ggtccgccaa gcgcacgtgc ctctttgata agccgcaccc
      301 agcttgggtg atggcgcaga atatacccca ccaccagttt tcgccgcagc cgggtggcgg
      361 tcgcgaccac acgcattgca tctgccaccg taatggccag tggtttttcc acgaacacat
      421 gggcacctgc ttccatcgcc gccacggcaa aatcggcgtg gctgtcggaa taggtggcga
      481 taaccactaa atccggcttg gtttctgcca gcgcttcgtg gaaatcggta aaaacaggat
      541 agttggccaa ttccggttga ttgactcgac ccgagcggtt cacaagagcg acaatctcgg
      601 caccggcgtt attatggtgg gcaagcgcgt gacttgtccc catgttgccc agccctgcaa
      661 tcagaacccg gatcatttca ccgcaccgga ggtgatgccg cggatcaact ggcgcgagaa
      721 gatcacataa aggatcagca ccggcagaat tgccatcgac agcgcggaca ggaccgcgtt
      781 ccagtcggtc acgaactggc cgatgaagac ctggctgccc aaggtgagcg ttttggtttc
      841 ttcggcgggg gcaaggatca gcgggaacca gaggtcattc cagattggaa tcatgttaaa
      901 gacggccacc gtcgccatgg cggggcgcac aagcggcagc accagtttga agaagatcgt
      961 gtattccgac aggccgtcaa tccgcccagc gtccttcaga tcgtcactga cctgccgcat
     1021 gaattccgac aggatgaata ccgccaatgg caggccctgc gccgtataga ccaggatcag
     1081 cgcccaaagt gtgttgacga gcccagtcga gaccatcagt tcaagaatgg ccactgtgcc
     1141 gatgcggatc gggatcatga tacctaatgc gaggtaaagc cccatcatcg tgttgcccct
     1201 gaagcgatac tcgctcagcg cataggccgc catcgcaccg aacagcagta caaagaacag
     1261 cgacgccacg gtcactatca tcgaattctg gaagtagagg aaaaaatccc cctgtttcat
     1321 cacggtctca tagccaacca tggaaaagct ctcgctgttc ggcagggcca agggctcgcg
     1381 aaagatcatt ttgcgggtct tgaagctgtt gatcaggatc acgaagaccg gaaacagcgc
     1441 aatcagcgtg taaaggatca gcgcgccatg catggcggca acgttcaacg ggttgcgacg
     1501 ggcttggttc atctcggcct ccttacagct gatagcggcg catccgggtc tggatgccga
     1561 acagatagcc gcagactccg agaagaatga tcgcgaacat agcgccggca atggccgatc
     1621 ccatatgcgg atcccccagt tgcaactgaa aaccaaagaa ggtgcgatac atgaaggtac
     1681 ccagaatatc ggtcgagaaa tccggccccg ccaatgcgcc ctgcgaggca tagatcaggt
     1741 caaacgcgtt gaaattgccc acgaaagtca ggatcgagat gatcccgatc gacggcagga
     1801 tcagcggtaa cttgatcttc cagaaggcgg cagcgccggt gatcccgtca atctcacccg
     1861 cttccaaaat ttcttccgga atggtcagaa gggcggcata gatcagcatc atcggaatgc
     1921 ccacaaactg ccagaccgag atcagcgcca gcgcggtcag cgcatattcc tctttgccca
     1981 gccacggcgc aaacagcgat ttcaacccca ctgcgtccag catcgacggc gcaatccccc
     2041 agatcggcga caggatcagt ttccatgcaa agccgacaat cacaaagctg aggatagtgg
     2101 gaagaaaaat ggccgaacga taaagggcag caaagcgaag ccggggatgg ctaaggatcg
     2161 cagcaagcgc aaccccaatc gggttctgca ccaacatatg cacgatgaaa aaccagaagt
     2221 tgttgccaag cgcgttccag aattgcttgg accagattgg gtcaaaaaac agggtgcgga
     2281 agttctccag ccccacaaaa atccgagtat tctccacctc gctgtaaaga gcgagacgta
     2341 aggtgttgaa gagcgggaag atcataatcg cggtgtagac cagcacggca ggtgcaagga
     2401 atacaaggat atgccagcgg atcgggctgc ggttctgcgc ccctttgggc agttggtcag
     2461 acatgctgag ctctcccgtt ctgttgagtg tcatgtgttc cctccggcga gggaacggct
     2521 tcaaagattg cggagaatgc gcgcatcatg gcgaagcctc tccggggatc aggcgcacgg
     2581 cgcccaccca atccttggtt ctcgttcgtc tttgctcgaa gtgatccacc ttttgggtgg
     2641 catgacggcc ggaaaaaggt atccggccgt ccgtatcagc ctttacttat gcggctcgta
     2701 ccaggaggca agcccgtcct gcagcttggc gcccagctct tccggggtag acgtgccttt
     2761 gatggcggcc acagacgccc cccaggtctc gttctcgagg ttcggggtgc cgcgcgacag
     2821 gatctgatag gtggaacgga tggtgctttc gcactcatct cgccagccaa taatttcctt
     2881 ggccaacgga tcagacagct caacctgttc cttggacagc gggaaaaagc ccggcaatgc
     2941 attgccgaag atcgaggcaa attccggcga cgccacccag gccaagaatg ttttggccgc
     3001 ttccgggttg gcggttttgg cattcatacc aatgccaatg tccgtatgat ccgagatata
     3061 gcaggtgtca cctgcgttct gcaccggtgg tttgaaggct cccatttcga aatcggcctg
     3121 cgcattaaag cctgagattt cccaactgcc ggccggatag atcgcggcgc gccccagcgt
     3181 gaacaggttc tggctgtcag ggtaggtctg tgcttcaaag ccgtccccca gataagcgct
     3241 ccatttggca agggttgcat agggtgcggt ccaggcctca tcggtcagct tctgctcgcc
     3301 cgcgatcaat gccagacgac cttcttcacc tttccagtag ttcgggccga tgttgttgta
     3361 acccattgtg gccgcttccc actggtcatt ggtgcccatt gccatcggga tatagttccc
     3421 atccgccttg aaagcttcca gggcggcaaa gaattccgcc tcggtagtcg gaacttcaac
     3481 tcccacttcc tcgaacgctt ctttgttgta gataaaaccg tggatcaccg atgccatcgg
     3541 cacgcagaag cttgccgaac catcatcggt ttgccaggca gatttcgcca cgtccgagaa
     3601 gttgctcatc gcttccatgt cgccaaggtc ggtcagatga ccggcttcga acagcgccag
     3661 cgaggcgtca aacggacgac aggtgatgat gtcgccagca gacccggcat ccagtttcga
     3721 attcaaaacg gcattgtatt ccgccggggc cgacggagtg aacttaacct tgatgccggg
     3781 atgggcagct tcaaaggccg ggatgatctt gtcctgccac agcgccagat cgtcgttgcg
     3841 ccagctttca atcgtgatgg tcacgtcatc tgccatagca gaggtggcca ccatggccgt
     3901 gctggccagt gccagcgtca tcagtttgcg tttcattgtt tcctcccagt taattccgca
     3961 atgttatcgt ggtggttatt ccttggtcag gaccgacagg gccggtcgca aatgaccgtt
     4021 ggttcgtttg atcaggtctt tagcctggtc gggggtcgcc ccggtggcga tcaggatcgc
     4081 ccgcttcaca tcaccaccgg cacgccgcag cgcgctttcg gcggcagcct cctcctggcc
     4141 tgaaatccgt gcgacaatcc cggttgcgcg ggcgcgcagc tttgcattgt cggcacgcag
     4201 gtttaccatc atcccgtcat acacatggcc cagttccacc gccatcaggg tcgacagcgt
     4261 gttcaaggcg attttctgtg cggtgccggc ccccatgcgg gtggagcccg acaggacctc
     4321 gggtggggtg ggcaggcaaa tcgcgcaatc ggccaagtcc aaaagcgcgc ttcctgcatt
     4381 gttggcaatg ccgatcactg ccgcgcccct gcttttggca atccgtgcgg cggccagggt
     4441 atagggggta ctgccactgg cagaaacagt gatcaccgtg tcctttggcg caagcccgga
     4501 caaggcgcag cccagcgcat cagattgatc ttcgctgtca ccgggcattt ccggcgtagt
     4561 gggaataccc ccggccatca gaattcggat ctgcgcgggc gggatggaaa aagtgccgcc
     4621 cagctccatc gcatcagcgg cagccatcag ccctgacgac ccggcggcaa tataatacag
     4681 agtgccacag tttcggatgg tttcggccat cacacgggca gcggtggcca tttgggcagc
     4741 gctttggcaa accgccgcag cggcgttttg ctgaccatcc gccagaatac ctgccaccac
     4801 atccagcggc aggcggtcca ggcccgcggc cttgccatgc agcttttcgg tggtgtttgc
     4861 agtttggtca gccatgattg cgatgtcgcg ccctgggcgc ctcccctaaa ctcttctcaa
     4921 accgcccgga caaatctgaa gacgaatccg gtttcagtta tccagtgatc atacctttta
     4981 gataccattt gtctaccatt tattttgcca ccccataatt cccctaaaaa ttgcgcctat
     5041 tagcggcctt tgggtacata ttggactatt tttttctttc attccgcaca caggtattat
     5101 ataggtattc tcatgacgac acgcacagat cttccttttc tggccgttga cgggggcgga
     5161 acacgctgtc gactggccct gcgcgaccca tccggacaga tgcacgtgac agagactggc
     5221 tcggcaaatg tgaccagcga ttttgccgcg gccacgcagg aaattcggca cggggctgat
     5281 acactggcac agatctccgg gctaacagtg gatgagatag ccgcgctgcc cgcctatctg
     5341 ggcttggctg gcatcaccgg agaggacatt gccatgcaat tggccgcggc tttgtccttt
     5401 tctaaaatcc gcatcgaaga tgaccgccct gccgcattac gcggggtgct gggtgtgcgg
     5461 gacgggatgg ttgcccattg cggcaccggg tctttcgtcg caacgcagat cgaaagccag
     5521 atgcgctttg tcggcggctg gggtccggtg ctgggcgatg aagcctcggc gcaatgggtt
     5581 ggccgccagg ccctggcacg cagtcttgac gttgtggacg ggctgattga agcctcgact
     5641 ttgtcaagcc acattctgac caccctgggc agccctgcag aggtggtgcg ctttgctgcc
     5701 agcgccacac cggcccggtt tggtcgcttt gccccggagg tcacgcgctt ggccgccgaa
     5761 ggctgtccga tatcgcgcgc aatcctgcaa caggccgcga accacatcgc ggccaccctg
     5821 accactcttg gctggcagaa cgggatgcgc atctgcctga ccggtggaat cggcccatcc
     5881 tatgcaccct atttgcccgc agcgatgaaa tccgccctgc acgacccgga agggcaaccg
     5941 ctggatgggg caattgccct ggccgaggaa tttgcctccg cttgcgccgc caaaaaaacc
     6001 acgaggagag agacccatgt ccgttgctga aatgtccgtc gccgattttc tgcagcccga
     6061 aggctggctg ggtcactccc ccggtccacg ctatgtgcaa ttgcatcgcc gtctggaaaa
     6121 aggcatcaac agcgggttac tgccacccgg cagttcgctg ccgcctgaac gtgagattgc
     6181 cgagatcacc gacctgtctc gtgtgaccgt gcgcaaggct attcaggaac tggtcaagac
     6241 cggcgccatt gaacagcgcc agggatctgg atcttttgtg cgcgaaccgg tggggcgcgt
     6301 ggaacagttg ctgtcgcatc tcacctcatt caccgaagac atggagcggc gcgggctgac
     6361 cacctcgtcg acatggctgg aacgcggcgt gttcatgccc tcaccggaag aggtactgac
     6421 cctgggtctg tcagcgggcg acagcgtggc gcgaattcac cggctgcgcg aagcggatgg
     6481 gcacccgatg gcgctggaac gcgcagcctt acccctcgac atcctgccca accctcttgc
     6541 agtgacaacc tcactttacg aaatcctcga acaaagcggc caccgcccgg tgcgcgcgat
     6601 ccagaaaatc tcggcgatca acctcgatgc gcacgaggcc gaactgcttg gcgttgccga
     6661 aggcacggcc ggtctgaaga tccagcgtat ctcttatctt gagagcgggc gtgcggcaga
     6721 actgacacgg tcgatctatc gcggcgatac ctatgatttc gttgccgagc tgcgcttgtc
     6781 accctgaccc acccctatga aaaggctgcc caaatgaccc aatccatgac ccgcatgcgc
     6841 gccgagatca acgaaatccc gcaagccgtg gaccggttgc tgaccgatgg agctgacgcc
     6901 atcgcccaga ccaaatccgc actggccgac cgcaatctgc cctatcttct ttcggtggcg
     6961 cgcggttcgt ctgatcatgc ggcgacctat ctgaaatacg ccaccgaact gctattgggc
     7021 ttaccaatgg cctcggtcgg tccgtccgtg aagtcaatct atggcgccga aatccgagcc
     7081 aagggcgcac tttgcctctc ggtgtcacaa tcgggccaaa gccctgatat cgtgcgcctg
     7141 acagaggcgt ttgccgcctc gggcgccttt accgttgcga tcaccaatga cgcagattca
     7201 ccgctggcca aggccaccgc cgccactctg ctgatccatg caggcccaga attgagcgtt
     7261 gccgccacca aaaccttcgt cacttcgctg gtcgcaggga tctggctgct ggccgaactg
     7321 cgcggcgatg tcgagctgat ccgcgccatc cacactctac ccgacgtgct cgacaaagcc
     7381 acgcgctgtg actggacgga ggcagcggaa gcaatcaccg gacagtcgct atttaccctc
     7441 gggcgcggcc cgtcctgggc gatctccaac gaagcggcac taaaattcaa ggaaacctgc
     7501 cagatccatg cggaaagcta ttccagcgcc gaggtgctgc atgggccggt ctccattgtg
     7561 gagcagggct ttccggtcat tgcctttgcg gccggcgacg ccgccgaaga cactgtggcc
     7621 gaagtggccg atgcactggc aaccaaaggc gcacatgttt ttgccacctc cggcaaggtg
     7681 cgtgaggcag acccgttgcc tcatgtgcgc acagatcatt ggatcaccga ccccattgct
     7741 gccatcgtgt ctttctatgg catggtcgaa accgtggccg ccgcgcgtaa gatcaatccg
     7801 gacacgccgc gccatctgag gaaggtgacg gaaaccgtat gacacagggt gcgaaagttt
     7861 tccggaatgg cggtatcttc gatggatcga ccctgcggga cggttttgca gtgcggtttg
     7921 aggaaggtca cctgacagag tttgggccgg acgccgacgt accgagggac ggagaggtga
     7981 tcgatctgaa cggagatatc ctcagccctg gatatgtcga tttgcaggtc aatggcggtg
     8041 acggcgtcat gttcaatgac gatccttcgg tcgaaacgct tcgcaggata tcttcggcgc
     8101 atttgcgtct tggtgtccga gccctcttgc caacattgat aactgacaca gcagaaaaga
     8161 cccgggccgc cattgccgcc gcaacagatg ccatccgcgc agatgtgccg gggatcgcag
     8221 gtctgcacct cgaggggccg catctttcga ttgcgcgcaa gggagcacac gacccctccc
     8281 tcattcgccc aatggaaccg agcgatcttg atacactatt ggccgctgct gagaatttgc
     8341 ccgtactgaa gatcacaatc gctccggaaa acgtttcaga ggatcaagtc agagtgcttt
     8401 ctgcagccgg ggtgcttgtg tccctgggtc acacagatgc cgggtacgac acatgtcgta
     8461 agttttttgc cgctggcgcg cgctgcgtca cacatctctt caacgccatg agccagcttg
     8521 gaaaccgtga acccgggctt gttggcgcaa cacttgccga tgggaatgtg tcgtctgggc
     8581 tgatcgctga tgcggtgcat gttcatcctg agaccatgcg cgcggcttgg cacgcaaaga
     8641 ccggtcccgg gcaaatcttt ctcgtgagtg acgccatggc cgttgcggga accgattgca
     8701 cagagttcac attggaaggg cggcaaatcc ggcgcgatgg cggcctcctg accttgtcgg
     8761 atgggacatt ggctggcgcc gaccttgatc ttacgcaggc cattcgaacg ctcgtcgaaa
     8821 aggtgggcgt gccgatcgag accgcattgc gggcagcaac cagctttcct gcggctctgg
     8881 ccggaatccc tccgtcgacc ctcgagaccg ggagcggaat gcaatcggac ctaatacgat
     8941 tgtcacggga tctgagtgcg gcttccatcc tggcttaaga aaccagtgca aaccaagcgc
     9001 ctgtcaaaaa gcgctgcgcg cctagcgcag gtcgcgacat ccttaagctg agattggagc
     9061 ggtcatgcca atggcataga tacatgatcc gtcgtacagc caaagccttg ccttcttcag
     9121 ttgtttcgat ggcacatttg tcattcgggt caaattgcgg aacaagagct tgtaaggaaa
     9181 acgcgatctt cctcgtgttg taatgctcca aaaggtccgc tgggacccgc ctctcgaagt
     9241 aataaatgcc gttcttggtg aacgaatacg gcaccgattt gccatacgcc ctcgcagtct
     9301 ccacaagaaa actgatggcg aacaacaggt tatgactaaa agtggtgccc gggggcggaa
     9361 tcgaaccacc gacacgagga ttttcaatcc actgctctac ccctgagcta cccgggcacg
     9421 ggaacgatgt tcatcgttgg gtggaggcct tctatgactt gccactggca gtgtccagag
     9481 cctttttgac attttttcaa tgtgggcggg attgctctgt ttccccctca gtgacgtccg
     9541 cgtccaggtc ttcttcgcgc tgtgacggaa ccgcatatga cccgttaaac cacttggcca
     9601 agtcgatatc agcgcagcgt tttgagcaga acgggcggaa cctcatcacc gtgtcttcac
     9661 cgcagatcgg acaactcatt tgaacacctc cgacagcgga atacggccac gtttacgctg
     9721 cagttcatag tgccccaacg gtgtccagcc ggccagagtg gtctcgatcc catctgcctt
     9781 gaacgcagcg cgcagtgccg cttcaaagcc gcggcggtcc ttcttgggca tgggggccag
     9841 gtccaccgtg atttgcccac caaggccgcg tacacgcagc gcacgggcca gcgtcttggc
     9901 gcaggcgaaa ttggctttgg tgccagcggc cagagacgta tcggacccgg tgttcacatc
     9961 cacggcaacc aaagcgcgcg tgggctggat gaacaggtgg cccccgcccg gaagcggctc
    10021 ggatatcccg cgcgccacgt ccagcgcgtc aagcacgccc tgcacctcga acccgcccgc
    10081 ctgcgtcagg acctcagccg ggtcggtcca gtcgcgccag gccaatacgt gcgggccgtc
    10141 accttcgagc aaaagcgcgg gctcagcccc ggaatctttc agaacctgat cagcgtgggc
    10201 cagcatggcg ctgatatctt cggcaatctc gcccgcatcc tcgccctcgc agcacgaccg
    10261 caggatcagg ccatagtcgc tgctctccat gcattcatgc gcgatctcga gcagacggtc
    10321 gcgctcttct tcgtcacgga tggaacgcga gatgttcagg ccgggcgcat cgggtgtgac
    10381 aattgcatag cggcttttga acaggatacg gtcggttacc ggcagcgctt tgcccggttc
    10441 agcataaccc gtgacttgca ccagtaacag cgcacccggc gccaacccct tgacctggcg
    10501 cagaaaggcc gggccctcag gcgttgtcag gaacataccg ccctgccctt tgaccggacg
    10561 gtcggcgcgg gcgcgataga tcgtgcccgg cacgggagcg tctgacgcga tcaggaaatc
    10621 gtcaagcttt ccgtccacca tcaaagcagc tgcttcgcgg ttttcaatat ggtccagaac
    10681 gatggtacga cccttcatga tgcctcacga tacagcggat aaccgatgcc ttgcaaaagg
    10741 gcggcagtct cagatagtgg caaacccaca atgccggtga acgagcccga aatccatggg
    10801 atgaagccac ctgctggacc ttggatggcg taggcacctg cttttccctg ccagtctccg
    10861 gtcgccaggt aggcgttgat ttccacgtcc gacaaacgtt tgaccttgac ttgggaaaca
    10921 acatctcgct gcaatatccg gtccccacgc cgcacggcga ccgaggtgat cacgcggtgc
    10981 cgccgaccgg acaaggcatg caggaattcg gccgcttggc ctgcgtcttc gggtttgccc
    11041 agaatgcggc gacccagcgc gacggtggtg tcggcgcaca gggttatatc gccattatcc
    11101 gcctgcaccg cctgcacttt ggcccgcgtg atacggctgc agtagggcac cggcagctcg
    11161 cccttcaggg gcgtttcgtc gatgtcgggg gcgcgaatcg catcgggctg cacaccaagc
    11221 tgggccagca ggtccagccg ccttgggctg cccgatccta agataaacgc cattgcggca
    11281 ggcgttactt gaagcggtag ttgatccgac ccttggtcag atcatacggg gtcatctcga
    11341 cctgaacctt gtcgccggcc agaacgcgga tgcggttctt gcgcatcttg cctgccgtat
    11401 gtgcgatgat ctcatggccg ttttccagct cgacccgaaa cgtcgcatta ggcaggagtt
    11461 ccttcacgac accgggaaat tcgagcgtat cttccttggc catgttgtct ccatcattac
    11521 gttgcacccg cagaatctac ggggatgtgg gcttaaatga gcctatttcg gccctatttc
    11581 aagggcggaa tcacctaaag gcgcgatatt gtgactgaat cgactcgggg cgcctgctct
    11641 tcccagtggg tgcggttcag tacattccca tcggcgcgga cttcggcaat ggccgtcagg
    11701 tcgatatcgg cataggtcca gccgggctgg ttcaggacgc cctcagacag cacgccggtc
    11761 gctgggaagc ccttgtcggg cgggccaaaa acgccgccgg tgccggtgtt catatccaca
    11821 gcctcggacc aatcattgtt cccgaccaga gacgccatta cggtaacgca ttgattttcc
    11881 aacgctcgcg acatcgcccc gatacgaacg cgccaatagc ctgccaatgc ttcggtacac
    11941 gaagggacaa ggatcaggtc agccttgctc aacgctcggc ccagcaaggg gaactcactg
    12001 tcatagcaga tcaacacgcc gattttcccc aatgcagtgt cgaagagttt gagtggcccg
    12061 cccggcacga tatcccagtc ttcgcgctcg aaccgggtca tgatctgttt gtcctgatga
    12121 tcctgtccgc catcaggcgc gtagagcgct gcgcgattta ccggacggcc cggcccatcc
    12181 acaaccggcg ccgatgcgcc cagaatgtag gttttatatt cttgagcgat gcgctgatgc
    12241 agggtcttcg cctgctccat ccgatccgat acagcccgga tcgaacgctc cagatcacct
    12301 gccacctcag ccccgtcgag cgtcgacagt tccatcgcac cgtattccgg aaacaccaga
    12361 agctcggccc cctgcccggc agcttcggcc acccagcgat acagcttatc ctcgtactgc
    12421 gcccagctgt cgagccagtc aagattatag gcggcggttg cgactttcat agcgcgggct
    12481 cctcaggcct ggtttggcga gacactaata gacggcgtct cgaactgtac agacgcattg
    12541 ttcgccccag ccatcatcga cgggaaagtg aattggcaga agacatccga agtgtttcaa
    12601 tgtgcttagg aggaagacca tgcaaaaccc gcaaaatttc gagaagttct attttgccaa
    12661 agttggcatg ggcgaagcct gtggctgtgc ggaacgcgtt atcgacgtgt tcgaattcaa
    12721 tcgaaagagc ggtgcacagg taaaaaagcc gctgaagcag gaaaaacgca agagcctgtc
    12781 cctcagaggg tgggccgtca aatacggtct gctccgccga aagcaccgga cttgaagcgc
    12841 tagcgcggat tacgttggca aatccctgat ccagaactgt aacggtttga gcgtctcacc
    12901 ctcttcgccg atatccttcc acgaaaactg cgcgattgca ccgggcgacg gttcgtagcc
    12961 ccgcgcgcgc cagaatgcat ccagtggccg gtagctttcc ggccgcatcg gatgatcggc
    13021 cgggcgttgg acgctgcaaa aggcacattt tttaaaaccc agcgcgcggg catgggcctc
    13081 gcgcaggtcg aagaatttgt ggccgacacc ctgcctccgg tagtcggaca gcagaacaga
    13141 ctcggcacag tagaagatct cggacaggtc caacccggac ccttcgaagg ccacagcgaa
    13201 atcgtcggcg tgttcggtca gaggcgcccc ggtcgaggcc ccgatcaggc ggtcaccgtc
    13261 gaaagcacca accacaatcg ccttgtcgct gtcgcggtag gattgcaggt attttcgttc
    13321 gtattccaaa tcaccgtcat acaggtacgg ccacgcccga aacacttcga tccgcaggcg
    13381 cgccacgtcg tccagagcgg cccccagcgc cgctccggtc agggggcgga cggcggtaac
    13441 ctcagccatt cgaaacctgc ttggtccagt cggcgaggtt gtagaaggtg gtgacgcggg
    13501 tgatcttgcc atccttcagg tcaaagaacg acccggcggg caggcggtag gtctggccat
    13561 gcgcctcggg caggccctcg tcggtttcca gataggtgcc gtttacgatg aactcggccg
    13621 cggcgcgggt accaccttcg gtgttgaaca ccacaatatc ggtcaggttc tcacgatagc
    13681 agcgattcat gtgttcgcag aatgccgcga acttctcttt accgacgcga atctggccct
    13741 cgttcacgtg atgcgccacg tcatcggaca ggcaggccaa catgccgtcc acatcgcctg
    13801 cattgaaagc ttcgaaatag gttttgacgg tctggttcat ggtcactccg taggttcgcc
    13861 ccagcgttct ttcagatgcc cgatgatctg atcgcgggtc tgtcggtagt gatgtagctt
    13921 ttcttcgcga ttctcgccca gcccggtagg gtccattatt ggccaataat cgacatccag
    13981 gtgaaaaatc cgggtcagtt ccagcgcttt tcgctggctg gcgggcgaca gggcgaccac
    14041 taggtcaaaa gagctgaggt catctcccca ttcctgcatc tcgtcaaacg agcgcgtccg
    14101 gtggcgggaa agctcaaccc cgatttcctg gcagaccgaa atgcagaacc cgtcgatctc
    14161 aaagtcgttg cgcacaccgg cagattgcac ataagtgccg gtgccgtaaa acttcttcat
    14221 gatgccttcg gccatcggtg accggaccga gttgtggtcg caacaaaaca ggaccgactg
    14281 cggcaaaggc ttcacccgtc agcccccaaa gtgcagcacg cagatcagcg tgaacaggcg
    14341 acgggcggtg tcagtatcga tatctgcttt tccttccaac cgctcctgca gcacgcggct
    14401 gccttcgttg tggataccgc ggcgagccat gtcgatggtt tcgatctggc tgggcggcaa
    14461 ggtcttgacc gcgttgaaat agctttcgca gatctggaaa tagtctttga ccacctgtct
    14521 gaacggaccc agtgacaggt ggaactcggc cgctttttcc tcggcctcgg tggcgacgtc
    14581 gaacaccagc cgcttgtccc ggatcgacaa ctgcacgtgg tatggccctt cgggtacctc
    14641 gcggccgtcc cgctggggca gtgcaaagct gttgtcttcc agcaggtcat agatagcaac
    14701 cttgcgctcc tgctcgatct cgggggttgg cgggggcaga ttacggtcat ccaattcgat
    14761 atgcgaaatg cgggtcatca ttatggtcac agtgtttcgg gtctgcacag acctataaca
    14821 acgtatttcg ttcggcaacg cacagaagcc ccttaagggc tcctatttgt gatctgcgga
    14881 ccgattctca caacttgacc aaagcctgcc agcccattcg ctacgctttt accccggagg
    14941 ggccgatgac cagctgcagg acttaatcgt ttgcattgag aacaattggt cagatggcaa
    15001 gtacgcagcg tactggacct ccccgcccaa ctcaaagaag tgtcgcgacc cgtctacgga
    15061 acaaagagct cgccatatgc cgtattcaaa ctgttgttta gctgtagaat cattcaagtt
    15121 ggtaggtcta tttttcacgc ggtcagcaac attgaacgtc aaaaaaacta ctttcccatc
    15181 tgtttttgct tcactcacag atatcccgtg accccagttt gtacctgccg tttcgttgta
    15241 gccgttggtc caaatggtgg cgagagtaca tagttcgtca cctaaacagc tatcattggc
    15301 tctttgcacg tcgttctggc taggcacata ggatgtacat gctgagatga caggtagtag
    15361 aaacagagtg attgttttgc gaaaagtcat tagacttcat tgttttgttc cctgcggtcg
    15421 tctttcgacc gggccttatt tgaggtcaca ctgcgtcatt agccaattca gccgttcaac
    15481 cgcttgagac gcgcggtgac cgacaggcca tgcgcctcaa ggctttccga ttgcgccaat
    15541 tgttcggcgg ctggtccgat ggcccgcagt gcctcgggcg tcatctggct gagtgtcgtg
    15601 cgtttgagga aatccatcac gctgaggccg gatgaaaaac gggccgaacg cgcggtcggc
    15661 aacacgtggt tggggccacc gacataatcg ccaatggctt cgggcgtata ctggccaaga
    15721 aagattgcgc cggcgtgaat ggttttttgg ctgagcgcca ccgggtcggc gacgcaaagt
    15781 tcaaggtgtt ctggtgcgat gcggtttgac agcgcggcag cctcgtccaa gtcgcgcacg
    15841 gtaatcaccg caccaaagtc gcgccagctg gctccggcga tcgcgcggcg ctgcaaggtt
    15901 tccaggcgct tttccacggc ctgcgccacg gcctgtccga acgcagcttc gtcggtgatc
    15961 aaaagcgatt gcgcgctttc gtcatgctcg gcctgactga gcaggtccag cgcgatccag
    16021 tccgggtcat tttccttgtc ggcgatcacc agaatctcgg atggacccgc gatcatgtcg
    16081 atgcccacct taccgaaaac ccggcgcttg gcagcagcga caaaggcatt tcccggacca
    16141 gtgatcttgt ccactggcgc gacggattcg gtaccatagg ccagcgccgc aatcgcctgc
    16201 gcgccaccga tgcgatagat cgtgtcgacg cccgacagtt gtgccgccag caggaccaga
    16261 gggttcacct gcccgtccgg cgtcggcacc gcaatggcca gccggtcaac tcctgccacc
    16321 ttggctggaa tcgcattcat cagaaccgaa gacgggtacg aggccagacc gcccggcacg
    16381 taaagccccg ccgccgagac cgccgaccag cgccatccca gtgtcgcccc ggcggcgtcg
    16441 gtccattgct ggtcttctgg catctgccgt tcgtgatagg cccggatgcg ttcggccgcc
    16501 agttccagcg cggcacggtc cgcgtccgag acctgcgcga ccgcttcggc gatttcatcg
    16561 acagaaaacg ccagtgtttc cggcgtcagt tccagccggt caaacttggc ggtcaactca
    16621 atcacagccg catcgccccg ggtgcgcaca tcctcaatga tctccgcaac cacggcgtcc
    16681 acatccgggc tgtcttctcg cttggccgac aacagcgcct gaaaggcggg ttcaaactcg
    16741 ggcgacgagg aatctaggaa aacgggcatg atctggctct ccgggcattt gatcgggaca
    16801 tatcgccggg atgggctggc ctcaaccctt ctcggcgggg tgcagcgatt tgcgcatggc
    16861 gaaacaggaa acgtcaccac gcgcgccgca ttgcccggta ggctgccagc catgccgccg
    16921 ataaaacgcc tgcgccgttt gtgtcgcctc aagccgggct tcggtatggc ccgaagcgat
    16981 caactcctgt tccagccgac gcagcaaggc cgacccgata ccatgcccgg tatgatccgg
    17041 atcgatatag agcagggtga tctcatcgtt acgcaatcca cctacggcgg cgacctgacc
    17101 tgcacgttca gccaaccaga tctgcgctcc gtccctgatc cagcgccgaa tcgtctcggg
    17161 gtctttgttc accgtccatt tcgcgatggc ttgcgggtca ccctgatgat ccacctgaca
    17221 cagctgggtg atcgagcgga tcagaacccg gctcagatcg aacacatcga acacagtcgc
    17281 gcggcgcagc cccgaacccg ccggaggccc ggagaacgct tgtgatatgc cgcgcttatt
    17341 ccggatggtg cggggcctgc cccgacgggg cctgataggg ccgcgtcaca tccttgagcg
    17401 tggcgtcaat cgcctcaacc gccagacgga tcgcgccgtc acctgccaac gtcaggatga
    17461 tttggcctgc gccgtcctca cccgcttcga aatcgaccga cagcaaagac accaccatat
    17521 ccttgtcgct gcgatctaca ccctggctgg ccaccgatag caccgagtca aacaccagaa
    17581 ccgattggac acgttcgaat gcacgtcctc ggcgggtggc ggcgtcctta tcttcccaac
    17641 gaaagcggtt caacagcagg ccaaaccggc gctgcgacgg ctgccatttc atctcggtca
    17701 tcgggaacac ggcatcttgc gtcagtgtag aaatcacctg caggtcatcg ccatcctcgg
    17761 cgccgaggtt cagcggggct tcgcgcccgt cgtgaaagct tgcgtctgtc attggccttt
    17821 gatccgttcg attttggcgc ccacgccttc cagcttgcgc accacatgtt catatccgcg
    17881 atccagatga tagacccggc tgaccgtggt ttccccttcg gctgccagtc ctgccagaat
    17941 tagcgaaacc gaggcccgca ggtccgttgc catcaccggc gcgcccttca gttgctctac
    18001 tccggtgacc gtagccgtac caccgtgcac ttcgatattc gcccccatgc gcaccaactc
    18061 cggcgcgtgc atgaagcggt tctcgaaaat acgctcttcc agcaccgagg taccctcggc
    18121 cgtacacatc agcgccatta tctgtgcctg caggtcggtc ggaaaaccgg ggaacggttc
    18181 ggtgaccacg tccacggact gaacgcgccc attcttgcgc gcaactttca ggcccttgtc
    18241 ggtttccgta acgctgaccc cggcggcctc cagtttctcg gcaaaagaat cgacaagacg
    18301 catccgaccg cccagcagct cgacctcacc gccgcagata gcgggggcca gcatataggt
    18361 gcccagttcg atccggtcgg tgacaacctg atgagtcgcg ccgtgcaggc gatcgacgcc
    18421 ctgaatttcg atggtcgagg tgccctcacc cgaaatctgc gcgcccatct ttcgcaaaca
    18481 ttcgaccaga tcgacaatct ctggctcacg cgcggcgttc ttcagcaccg tggtaccctt
    18541 tgccaaagtg gccgccataa cgatgttctc ggtcgcgccg acagaggcaa agcgcatctc
    18601 atgcaccgcg cctttcagac cgcctggcgc cttggcgtgc aggtatccgt ccttcagttc
    18661 aatctcagcg cccagcgcct cgagcccctc aacgtggagg tccatcggac gcgcgccaat
    18721 cgcgcaccct ccgggcagcg agacaacggc ttctccgaac cgggtcagta acgggcccag
    18781 aactaggtta gatgcacgca ttttgcgcac gatttcatag tcggcgacgt gactggtcag
    18841 gctgtggctg gacatggcga tcacctgccc gtcctgcagc gaggaaactt cggcccccag
    18901 cgactgcaac aacagcgtca tagtcttgat gtcgctcagc cgcggcgcgt tggtcagcgt
    18961 cagcggttct tcgctcaaca aggtggcggg catgagcgtc agacacgcat tcttggcccc
    19021 tgcaatcggt atctgaccgt tcagcgggcc gttgcccgtc accaaaatcg aatccatctg
    19081 ctcttatccc tcgtccttat cgacagtgtt cccggatgcc gcccgcgcct tggcctgcgc
    19141 cttgcgccgc gccatattcg ccttaagcgc tgccttcagc cgctcgtcgc gtgcatcacc
    19201 ggatttaccg tgttttttgg gtgttttttt ttctgtcatt gtctttctct acaggaggcg
    19261 aaaaaaaccg tccagacacc cttgcgccgc gtttcgtttg agtctaatca cccgcccacg
    19321 gcgctgctgt agctcagagg tagagcactc ccttggtaag ggagaggtcg agagttcaat
    19381 tctctccagc agcaccatga tttcctcatc attctcaaaa acttacgaaa accaactgct
    19441 tgcgcctgct agctcctaca caggagtctt aggcattgac cccagccttg cttaaaccgg
    19501 tcaacaacaa aaaaagagat atacttcgct gtaacgcgta ttccaacgga cctgaaggga
    19561 atcatcggtc gtgctgaagt gtcaaagtca ctccgcatca aggacgcagc aaagtcaaaa
    19621 gagagaaata ccacctaaca cgcgtagcct caaaaacgtt gcgcgcccct tcgggcaaag
    19681 cctgaacggc tcccctttga gaaaatcgcc gtactttctc gatattgtaa ttccgcctat
    19741 cggaagtgtt ggagaataag ccggttgaac ctcagttaag attgcctgtc agcggcaggt
    19801 taacgataaa cacctcggtc tagtgtcgct aacagataaa cgctcggcag ggatgaactg
    19861 cacgcagtgc tgcccaaaat cctagatgga atgaaacgcg acaataacca gtaactcgaa
    19921 aacaagttgc ggtttctaag actgcaaaaa tagcgtggcg gtcaaactca aaaaccgtac
    19981 aacccaagct atctaatagt cgcagcaaat ctcactgttt ccgtatcaac acctgtcgac
    20041 cgaactcaaa ttatcagtaa gcggcagcac gggattggca tgccgacagc ttcacttctg
    20101 gttcgacacc atgtaaccta cgtttgttca aggtgcgcaa tgctccaagt gcccctaaag
    20161 cgctgacaat aagaagcaat cctgcaggga gcgggacagg cgaagggctg gcgacataag
    20221 gagcgctttc ataggttgcg ttacccaagc gcctaccagt cgcgtcaaga agaaccgcaa
    20281 gattggaaaa gctgaagttt tcaatcgtac caaattccgc tgtggcaata attgaaccat
    20341 taggacccgc agagggcgta tctatgtaca taccacctcc acttgctgcg aaaggaagta
    20401 cccttgatcc gactacactg ccggtaagcc cgggtccgga gtagactgtt acgcgcagtt
    20461 ggtttgctgc aaacggtgat gcgctccaat acacatcata aatatcaaaa gtggtgccag
    20521 agctaaaatc caccgctaga ccctcagtgg ggctcaaagt cgccgcagac gaaaccgacg
    20581 caaaaattga aaaaagtgct gatagagcac agacgaaaac acccctcatt ttgcccccca
    20641 aaaacctgaa aacctactat gaaagattgg caaaaagtat gcctgaacac catgcaatta
    20701 gcaacgctac atctcgcgct catttgcccg gcatagtgca tatctagccc ttccatgcgc
    20761 agtcagagtt tcggagagct gaggcagttt cgcaacgaat gagacctgtt acagtatacg
    20821 tttcaggtcg aagaaacgcg ccacgttgta gcctgacgtg cggattggac agcaagaaac
    20881 cgatcaaggt ctggatatcc gaatggctgc agtcaatccg gacgactact tctctgacgg
    20941 atcgctttcg gcgtagtctc gcaggcggtc gacgtctgcg atctcagcgt ggttgcggtt
    21001 gatcttcaca ccaacggtct tgagccgcga aaaggcgcgg ctcaggcttt ccggcttcat
    21061 ccccagacgc ccggcaatca gcatcttgtc atagggcaat tccacgtcgc aagcttgggc
    21121 atcggtgtcg cacaggctca gcaagaactc ggccacccgc tgtgcgcctg tctgggcttt
    21181 tagttgctcc agttgcgcca ccagcgcatg cagatgggta aaggtcgagg ccaagatcga
    21241 tacgccgatc tcggggtctt ccttcatcag cgacagtaac aacgggctgg ggatatgcat
    21301 gatttcgcag gccgacaccg cctcggcaga gacaggatag ggaacgttcc gcagcgcaac
    21361 cgcctcacca aagctttcac cgcgtgtaaa gacgctcacc accgcctcgg ccccggtggg
    21421 cgacatacgg aacagcttga cccaacccgc cagcaccacg tgtacggcct tggctttttc
    21481 ttcctgcagg aaaatcgtct cgccgcgatc atagctgcgc cagattgcat ggctgagcag
    21541 agtatcgaca tgctgatccg gcaagctctt gagcaggagc gattgccgcg cgattgcttt
    21601 ttgcgcttcg tgagccaaga aggttcccct tttccctagt cgatcttctg accggtacat
    21661 ccttcgggtt caggctatgc caaagctgcg cccaacgcac cagtcttttc cgaggtcaac
    21721 ttgacaatag tcatgtcact ttgggcacga cgctcctaat ctcgccccaa agccagtatt
    21781 ccggggagcc agaaagatgg actacgagcg atttttcagc caaagcctcg atagtttgcg
    21841 ggaagaagga aactatcgcg tcttcatcga tctgcaacgt cgctgcggat ccttcccaaa
    21901 tgcgcgccaa accgacggac aggtgcagcg ggacgtgcgg atttggtgct cgaacgatta
    21961 cctgggcatg ggccaacacc ctgccgtgat ttcagccatg catgacgcgc tggaccgctg
    22021 cggcgcaggc gcgggtggca cgcggaacat ctcgggcacc acccatgatc acgtactgct
    22081 ggaatccgaa ctggctgatc tgcacggcaa agaagccgcg ctgctgttca cctcgggata
    22141 tgtttcgaac tgggccgccc ttggcaccct tgcttccaaa atccccggac tgatcgtgtt
    22201 ttcagatgcc ctgaaccacg cctcgatgat cgaaggcatc cgccactcac gcgctcaaaa
    22261 ggtcatctgg aaacacaacg atttagagga tcttgaggcg aaactggccg ccgctgatcc
    22321 cgatgcgcca aagatgatcg catttgagtc ggtctattcg atggatggag acatcgcgcc
    22381 gatcaaagag atttgtgatc tggccgacaa atacgacgcc atgacctatc tggatgaggt
    22441 ccacgccgta ggtctctatg gtccgcgtgg tggcggtatc gccgaacgcg aaggtctgat
    22501 ggatcgactg accgtgattg aaggtaccct gggcaaagcc ttcggtgtgg tcggtggcta
    22561 tatcgctgct tcggccgcgt tgtgcgactt cgtacgcagc tttgccagcg ggttcatctt
    22621 tacaactgcc ctgcccccct caatcgcagc tggcgctgcg gcctcgatcc ggcacctgaa
    22681 acagtcgagt gccgaacgca atctgcaaaa ggcccgcgtg gcgcaggtgc gcgcccgtct
    22741 tgacgccgag ggcatcccgc atcttcccaa ccccagccac atcatccccg tgatggtcgg
    22801 tgatccggtc aaatgcaaat tcatttcgga cacactgctg gaagagtttg gcatctatat
    22861 ccagccgatc aactacccca ccgttcccaa aggaaccgag cgcctacgga tcacgccgtc
    22921 gccggttcac accgacgccg atatcggcca cttggtcaat gctctgtcgg ccctctggca
    22981 acggtgccag atagcgcgca tgccgatggc cgcccaataa ccaaagcgcc ccttgcttgg
    23041 aaacctgccg ccctttcggg gcggcttttt tctttctcag atcaggtaaa ggccgaagat
    23101 cagcaccgca aaccccgtca gaaccatggt gaagccgcgc agccaagacg ggctggtagc
    23161 aaggtccagg taatgggcta ggataatgcg ggatttggcc agcgctagaa tcagaatccc
    23221 accgcccaga acttcggacg gcaacggcat tgtggtcagc accgccgacc caaggctaag
    23281 caccaacaga gctagccagg cccgtgtaag agtgtttgcg atcatttccc tcatcccaac
    23341 aggtagataa cggggaacag catgatccag accagatcaa ccatgtgcca gaactgggca
    23401 cctgcctcaa tattgcgggg atcatcccgc cacgagacca gcagcaaaat gccaaccccg
    23461 gccagcacat gcgcggcgtg aaaaccggtc agcaagtagt agaacagaaa gaacgggtgc
    23521 gtttcgtatc cgatcccctg cgcagctttg tccgcgtact ccgtgccttt tatgatcagg
    23581 aacaccacgc ccagcagggc agcgccaaac aaagccaaac gcgcagctcc gcgccgggaa
    23641 gcctgccgcc agtgcagcgc ctgcgccgcc agatagccag acgtgaccaa aacagcagtg
    23701 ttgaacgccg cgccggtgcg atgcaaatgc gactgcgcct cggcaaagcc caccggatcg
    23761 gtcaggcgca cgcccataaa ggcgatcatc ccggcgccga agaccagcaa ttccgagatg
    23821 atcagaaccc acatcagcaa ctcgcccgga agctcgtcga tcagagaggt atcgctcatg
    23881 cgccgaccag ttggcggtag atctgcggca aggccatcgt cagacgatgc gggtcgggga
    23941 taacagcaaa accgccttgc ccgaacatac gcgggaacca gcttttgcca gtcttgtcga
    24001 tggtaacgcc aaagaccgat tgtccggccc ggcgcgcctc aagaacagct tggcgtgtgt
    24061 cttcgattcc gtggcggccc tcataatggt ccagatcgtt cggtttgcca tcggtgatca
    24121 ccagcagcag gcggcgctta cgagtttgct tggccagatc ggcagaacaa tgacggatcg
    24181 cagcgcccaa ccgcgtgtaa tgccccggcc gcagcgacgc gatgcgctgt tcgacggtgc
    24241 tgctcatcgg ctcgtcaaac cgtttgcagc gttgcacata aacgcgctgg cgtttcagag
    24301 agctgaaggc atggatggca aaatcgtcac cgcaggcatt caggccccag gccaaagcgg
    24361 ccagcgcctc acgttcgaca tcaatcacgg cgcggcctgt gacggcgctt tcggtagaac
    24421 ggctgacatc cagcacaatt gacaccgcca gatcgcgcgc cactgggcgg gactgcatcc
    24481 agatgcgttc gttgccctca ccactggcca tcctgtcggt ttcggcgcgt acggcggctt
    24541 cgatatccag ctgatctcca tccagatggc cgcgcgtcat cacccgaccg gggcgcaggg
    24601 cctcgaactg gcgtttcact gcgcgaattc ggcgggcggt ggcggggtct ttgccaaact
    24661 cggcggcgtc ttcgcggatc tcggcatccg agagtagaac gttgacgtga tctggcaggt
    24721 attgacctgt acgcacatcc cattcgggat agaggatacg gcctgacaaa cgttcgcgat
    24781 tcacgtcttc gggggcaagg tccagatgca gcttcagctt ggtcggtggc gccttggaga
    24841 tctggcccag gcctatttct tcctggtcat cggcagcttt ttttgcattg tcaggatcat
    24901 cgtcgtcgat gcgtcggttg atgttcagga actcggccca gctgagaatg gcctcaaact
    24961 tatgcagaat aaaactgtcg ctgcggttgg cctgatccga tttgcggcgg cgtgcgcggt
    25021 gggttttctc actggattct tcaggtggac cttcggtttc ggggttttcg acctcgttat
    25081 gttcggaaaa accaaccgcg cgcagttctg gccacagggg gaccgggcgc atcggttgat
    25141 agccacgcgg ggcaataagg tcattgtcca gcttcagcat ctgttcagcc cggtccgaca
    25201 gcggcgcagg gtcccccagc atgtgacgga caagttcttc aaccgtagcc tcaaccggtg
    25261 gcaggcccgg gatgtcgcgg tgatgcagaa cacctttgca aagctcggtg taaagtgggc
    25321 gcagtccagg agcgtcatcc agcgtcgtct cgaccatgct ctgcgccgcg atcagcgcgt
    25381 gcacgtcggc gcgcagcgga tcgtcctcgt caattcgggt tccggcatgg gcagcggcgg
    25441 cggcgagcca gacataaagc gcgccattcg cctcgcgcac ggggaaaaca gccagccgat
    25501 ccggcaggcg caatacctct ccatcgaacg aggcgcgcgg catcagttca gcctcggttg
    25561 ccagcttgcg acgccagctt aaccggtggc gtgaaacctc gggcgagacc gggcgcaatt
    25621 caacgcccgg actaccccca agtccccgga agaggactgc cagccgcccc gcgacctctg
    25681 agaggtcgac cgcggctcca acatgcacct caggtgcatc gagacggctg gcaagggtgt
    25741 gccacagttt cccgatcgtt tcttcgggtt cccatggctc aaattcgatc ctgaccatcg
    25801 gcgggcctca cccaaagaca gccgtgacaa gatcgaggag cccgcgtttg atatcctcgt
    25861 catcagtcag aggttcgatc attgcggcaa ggatggcgcg gtcggtcgac atgccctgtg
    25921 cgatcagcgt cgcggcataa acgaccaagc gggtggaaac gccttcctca agatcctgac
    25981 ccttgagccc gcgcagcttg ttcgccaacc ggatcagcgg cttgcagcgc tccagcgcca
    26041 gcccgctttc ctgagcaaca acttcggcct ccatctcggg cgacgggaag tcgaactcga
    26101 gagagatgaa ccgttgccgg gtcgagggtt tcagggtttt caggatattc tggtatccgg
    26161 ggttgtacga ggcgaccagc ataaaaccgg gtgcggcctc aagttcttcg cctgtgcggt
    26221 cgatcggcag tatgcgccgg tcatcggtca gtgggtgcaa cacgacggtc acgtctttgc
    26281 gggcttcgac cacctcatca aggtagcaga tcgcgccttc gcggaccgcg cgggtcaagg
    26341 gaccatcaac ccagacggtt tcgccacctt tcagcaggta gcgcccgatc aggtcggcgg
    26401 cggcaaggtc atcgtggcag gccacggtat atagcggacg accaaggcgg gcggccatat
    26461 gggccacaaa gcgggtcttg ccgcagcccg tcggcccctt cagcagaacc ggtaggtcgt
    26521 tgttgtaagc ggcggtgaac acatcgcatt catcacgctg gggcaggtag aagggggcgt
    26581 cagccgcccc cgttcccatg tttcttgagc cgtccatctt catgactccg ctgcgacgtg
    26641 gtcaggatcg ttttccagcc ggtcgcgttc gatcgggccg ggttcaacca tctctttccg
    26701 gggcacccag atcgagtaga tgaacaaaag cgcaccgagg acaacgacaa caccggaacc
    26761 aagacgcatc cagtagaaga tcgcgatctg gtcttgcacg tccatgaagt agtcaccgac
    26821 cacacgttgc atgtgcgttt gcacggtacc gccgaaggtc agcacgaagg tcataaagac
    26881 catgccgctg gtcatcagcc agaacgaacc catgttcagt acctgattgt acgggtcacg
    26941 gttcttcagg attggcatcg catagctgaa gattgccagg ttgaggcaga catatgcacc
    27001 gtagaaggcc aggtggccgt gggctgcagt gatctgcgta ccgtgggtat agtagttcac
    27061 cccgtgcagc gtgtgcagga agccccagac accggcaccg aagaaggcaa gcgtggcaca
    27121 gcccagcgac cacagcagcg cagccttgtt ggggtggtca cgacgacctt tccagaccat
    27181 gacgaaggca aaggccatca tcgcgaagaa cgggatcact tcgaggctcg agaagatcga
    27241 accgatccac tgccagtacg cgggtgtacc gatccagtag tagtggtgac ccgtaccaag
    27301 gatgcccgag aacagcgcgg cggcgacgat gacataaagc catttttcga cgatctcacg
    27361 gtcaacaccg gtcagtttca gcatcaggta ggccaggatc gaggccatga tcagttccca
    27421 cacgccttca acccaaaggt ggacgacata ccaccagtat tgtttgtcca aggccaggtt
    27481 gcccgggttg tagaaggcaa acaggaacag cagcgccaga ccccacagac ccaacaaaag
    27541 gatgttggtg atcgcggtct ttttaccctt cagaacggtc atcgacacgt tgtaaaggaa
    27601 gatcagcgcg gccacgacga tgcctgcctt gacccatttg ggttgttcaa ggaactcgcg
    27661 cccctctttg cccagcagcc aattgccttc gaaaaggttg aagacatagg tcacaaccac
    27721 gcccaatgta ccgaccacca gaatgatcag ctgcaaatag gctaacttgg gtgaatgtat
    27781 ttcacgctca gattcttccg ggatcaggaa gtaagccgcc ccgaagaagc ccaggatcag
    27841 ccagacgatc agcgagttgg tgtgcagcat ccgcacgatg ttgaacggca gaagctcact
    27901 caggaagttt gggaacacat agatcaaacc ggccagcagg ccgccgatca cctggatcgc
    27961 aaacagggcc attgccaccg caaagtaggc gtaggcgatt ttttgggatt cgtatttcat
    28021 ttctccgttc cctttctcag ccggcctcgt tgggcggcca gccctgagcg tcgatattgt
    28081 ccgtccagat caggaagttg gtcagatcgc ggagctcttc gtcgctgagg ttgaattgtg
    28141 gcatctgccg acgaccggga atgccggtcg gctgcgcctc catccagcct ttaagggatt
    28201 caaaggccga ttccgggtcg tcgaggacgc cccaccgagt cattacgtta gcgacttcgg
    28261 gggcaaagta ggccccttca cccagaatcg tatgacagtt gatacaggcg tgtttttccc
    28321 agacgtgttt gccgcgaacc acactttcat cgagctttgc cgaattctcg gaattcacga
    28381 tataccagtg tgaatgggcc gacagggcca agaatatgag gataaagaac agtgacccgc
    28441 catagaatat gttgcgggcc atgctcttgg tcatgacttc tcgcattgcg ctctcctttg
    28501 cgcagattag ctagtctgaa caccatggcg gctgggccat ggtgtctcct taacgaaagt
    28561 caagactggc cgaagtaatt gaaattcatc ccgcccgggc tgcgcgggga cctgtcaggg
    28621 cgggccacat tgcaatcagg tacagcgcaa aggcgcagac ccacaggcca tcggacagca
    28681 gcatcgccac catatagcct gcgttcaggt ccgctccgat ccagcgcgac agagctgcca
    28741 cggccatcag cccataggcg acaaccattg gagcgggtgc gatcaacgca cgaccgctgt
    28801 gacccagcgc agcgcggctc atgaccgcca gggtcatgcc gccgacgcaa ccgatgccca
    28861 gaacatgcag ggcggcgact tcattaccca ggcccagcac cgaaagcccc cagagaacca
    28921 gcccaagcgc cagcattcca agccccagat gcagcgccag cagaatcggt tgccgcacag
    28981 cccagcgtgc gcgccagcgt gccatgcgca atacctgcac cgcgcccaat gcaagtgcaa
    29041 ccaccccggc caccggcccg gcgccaaaca ccaaaacgct cagcggcaga atcaaggcca
    29101 gaatcatacc cgccttatcc aagacagcga ccgaaaccgg ccagtccgcc tcaggcacgc
    29161 cttcgcgctt catggcattg cgggtgaagg ccggcgtgat ccgcccgccc aagatggcaa
    29221 tcattgcaca caagctcagc agccctgcgc gcaacccggt ttgcaacgtg tccgccgtga
    29281 cctccatcca ttccagatga gtcatcaggt ccgcggccca gatcaggctg agcaacagca
    29341 ggaaaatcat gttctgcggt tttgggcgac ggatcagctg agtcaggatt ttggctgcca
    29401 aaacaggcac aaaggccaga tcgaccatcg caactaacac tggcggcagc atcccggaaa
    29461 accacatggc catccgaccc gccagccaca gcccggcggc cagagtgata aagcgtgcgc
    29521 gcgcctcggg cgcgccggtc cagttgggaa cagccgtcag aaagaacccg cccagcgcgg
    29581 cggtggcata gccaaagatc atctcgtgcg cgtgccacat tggtggcgtc atgccataat
    29641 ccggcgccat gtagggcacc gccagccaca gcccccaaac cagccccaca aacaggccgt
    29701 aaagaccggc ggacagaaag aaaacacgaa acgcctcacc aagaacacgg gcgacgattg
    29761 cgggcatggc tgctctcctt gacggttttc taagccctag cagcgaagct gaaacggcga
    29821 cttaaccaaa atcaaaacgt tggaaaacat gcccctaaga ttcagatttt tccgcgattt
    29881 tttcgcgatt tttccagttg ccaccccgaa ttgcacccct tgtgttgact ttcgtcaagg
    29941 agtgctatcg cacgatgctc cacccttggg ggtgcctcac cacgcaaatg gagagtgatc
    30001 atgtcacttg gaatcagcta caacaaaact ggccgcgcct ttggggccgg tttggcgatg
    30061 ctgctgggca gcgtcgctgc accagccttc gccgaagagc caaccctcag cgaggaagcg
    30121 tttgaatcat ccaaacagct ttatttcgaa caatgcgcag gctgtcacgg cgttctgcgc
    30181 aaaggcgcca caggcaagag tcttgaacca cattggaaga aaaccgcagc cgacggaacc
    30241 gtgaccgaag gcggaaccct tgcactcggg caggaacgtc ttgagaaaat catcgcctgg
    30301 ggtaccgaag gcgggatgaa caacttctcg gacatcatga ccgagcagga aatcaaggat
    30361 atggcgacct acattcagat ggaggccccc aagccgcctg agatgtcgct ggagcagatg
    30421 aaagagaccc gcaaggtcta tgtcgaagaa gccgactacc cgaccgagcc gcttcacggc
    30481 cgcaattggg aaaacttctt cgtcgtcatc gagcgtgacg taggtaaggt ggctgttatc
    30541 gacggcgaca ccaaagaagt gctaacgcac atcccgacag gttacgccgt gcacgttctg
    30601 aaagcatcgg aacaccacag cattaccgag cctgagcacc ccggccgctt ctggtacacc
    30661 atgggccgcg acggcaagat gaccaagatc gacctctggc agaagcccga gaacatgttg
    30721 gtttcggaag tcaagattgc ctatgacgca cgtgacgtgg ccgtttccgg cgacggcaaa
    30781 tacgtcatcg gtggtggtta ctggccgccg cactttgcaa tcgtagatgc ccagacaatg
    30841 gaaccggtca aggttgtatc gacccgcggt gtgaacgtgg acggcgacta tgtggaagag
    30901 gcacgtgtgg ccgcaatcta cacaacgccg aacgagccga cctggatcgt cgcgatcaag
    30961 gaattgggtc agctgtggca ggttgattat accgacctgg ataacctgcg gatcgacaag
    31021 atcgactcgg ccaagttcct gcacgacggg ttctttgacc cgactggccg gtacttccaa
    31081 atcgccgcaa acgcgtcgaa caagatggtt gttgtcgata cccaaaccca caagctggaa
    31141 gcgatgatcg acaccgccgc gttgccgcac cccggtccgg gcgccaactg ggtcgacccg
    31201 aattgcggtc cggtcgctgg cacaacccac cttggtgtcg gtaccgtgac tgtttggggc
    31261 aacgatcccg agaaccgtcc ggatgatgcc tggaaggtct gctacgaagt ggaaaccgat
    31321 ggccccggcc tgtttgttcg gacccacccg aattcggact acatctgggc ggaccagacc
    31381 aagcaccccg agcctgaaat tcagcaatcg gtgcaggtca tctcgaaaga gaccggcgag
    31441 atcgtgaaaa ccatccagat caccgaagat gaaggcagcg ctgccgtaca cttcgagttt
    31501 aacgcggatg gcaccgaggt ctgggtttcc aaatggaacc tatcggactc gaaagaaccc
    31561 aacggtcaga tcgtgatctt cgacgccaag acgctggaag aaatcggtcg catcgaaggg
    31621 ctgtatgccc cgaccggcaa gttcaacgtc tacaaccgct cgaaccacgt cacctgacgg
    31681 gtttgatacc acaaccggaa agggcgggcc cctcgcccgc cctttcctcg tttgacagtt
    31741 cagccaaaca cgcccgcccg acttaccggg ccagtcaata cagccataac ggagcccgga
    31801 tatgacctcc gaaccggata aaaaaccacc gatctggcgc cggtatttcc tgtggggaat
    31861 gcccgtggcc ggaatcgctg ccgcctttgt cggtggcatc atcttctggg gcgggttcaa
    31921 caccgccatg gaagccacca acaccaaaga tttctgtatc tcgtgccacg agatgcgcga
    31981 tttcgtctac gaggaataca caggtacgat ccacgacgtg aaccgttctg gcgtgggcgc
    32041 ggtctgttcc gactgccacg tgcccaagga ctggacccac aagatcatcc gcaagatcaa
    32101 ggcgtccaaa gagctgtatg gcaagatggt cggcaccatc aacacccgcg agaaattcga
    32161 ggccaaacgt gtacacctgg ccatgaacga atgggaacgg atgaaggcca ccgactcgcg
    32221 cgaatgccgc aactgtcacg atttcgaatc gatgatgccg gaattccaga aaccccgcgc
    32281 gcgtcagcag cacctgaatg caatggagat cggccagact tgtatcgact gccacaaggg
    32341 tattgcgcac tcggatgccc gcgaccgggc cgacgaagag tatctggaaa agcttgaaac
    32401 cccgaatccg gacttcatcc gcccgattcc gcccgagtat ttggtcagtc tggagcggat
    32461 tgaggcaaag gaagccgctg aagccgaggc tgaaaaagcc gccaaggcag cgcagcaaga
    32521 ggccgttcag gctcagatcg cagccgcagt tgacgcggcc gtcgctgaag agcgtgccgc
    32581 agcaaacggt gaagaggccg cagctcccgc aggaggtggt ggcggcgatg tcccaggcaa
    32641 cgtcgactgg aacgccgtgg ccagcgcgga tctgaaactg ttctaccccg gtcaggcttc
    32701 gtttgaatgg gtgcagaacg gcaagttcca tggtggcgcc cgtccgctga caaaaggcgg
    32761 cgatcagtgc tcgacctgtc acgccaagga actggacacg atcggcaaca agattgtggc
    32821 cggtggtgat ctggagccaa cgccgatccc cggcaaacgt ggtgtgatcg acgcaaccgt
    32881 tcaggccgca catgacgacg agaacctgta tatccgcttg caatggccgg atgcaggcca
    32941 caacccggca ccgttcgtgg atggtggcaa gatggacccc gacaaccaga tcaaggttgc
    33001 catgatgatc accggtaccg gtatcgagat gggcgaccaa gttggttgct gggcctcgtg
    33061 ccacgccgac aactcgtata tgccctttga tccgggtgcg gaggcgattg ccgccaatgg
    33121 tgatgtctca ggtcgtctga ccgctcagga cacggtgacc aaatacatca gcgaaagccg
    33181 caccgaggtt gataccaaag gtcgtcgcgg taagccgatg ggtggttggg agaaactgca
    33241 tactgccgag cagatcgagc agtatctggc cgacggcacc tatcttgacc tgatgcgtgt
    33301 ctatgcggac ggcagtgcca ccaacggcta tcttctggaa cagcgcgtgg tcaatgacgg
    33361 cgagatcgcc gcatctgccg aactttccgg aggaatgtgg actgtggtct ttacccgtcc
    33421 gctgacctcc ggtgcgcccg gcgacgtgcc gctggaggcc ggcaatacct acacggtcgg
    33481 ctttgccatc cacgatgact ttgccgccgc gcggttccac catgtgacgc tggacactag
    33541 ccttgcattg gacgacgaca gcgccttcat caacgtggta aaacaataat tgagggggcc
    33601 ggatgaaccg gccccttccc ctttggaaag gagacatgga tgatgaaacc ccaccgcctt
    33661 cttcccgcgc tgctgctttt ggccgcgccc gcctgggccg atgaaaccgc tgagatctgt
    33721 gccgaggccg aagatcgcta tgtcgagatg tttgaccaac catcgtccgc tgtcgaggac
    33781 gccgaggtgg tgctgatgta caaatacaac ttctgccctc gcgaattgac cgtaaagccg
    33841 ggcaccaccg tgcgttgggt aaatgtggac aaacgcacca gccattcggt cttgctgaaa
    33901 gacggcagcg aacccgaaag cgatcggttg ttccccgagg aatcggtgga catgacattc
    33961 ctcacgccgg gcccgcagga atacctgtgc ggtccgcatt gggaaacgca ggacatgatc
    34021 ggcatgatca cagtcgaacc ctgagccgag gcaaaaatac aggcaaaatc aaaggagcgc
    34081 gggcgctaat cccgcgctcc ttaacttatg tcaaggaggt tggtttagga ttacgccaac
    34141 ttggcctcat gacacgcccg gttcacccag caacgtcccc tattcgcgcg tggaagctgc
    34201 cggaaggtcc gggttccgag gacattcaga acaagcgagt tagcacatga gcggtaaggt
    34261 ttttctgatt ggcgccggcc caggcgaccc cgagctgatg accctgcgcg ccctgcgtat
    34321 gctgcaagag gccgacgtgg tcgtctatga ccggctggtt tcggacggaa tcctcgccct
    34381 gcacgccgac ggtgcgcggc tgatcccggt gggcaaggcc cccaaatgcc acaccgtacc
    34441 gcaggatcgc atcaatgaaa tcctgaaaga agaggcactg gccggtcaca ccgtcgcaag
    34501 gctgaagggc ggtgatccga tgatctttgg ccgcggctcg gaagaagccg cctatctgat
    34561 ggcttatgga atcgctgtcg aatacgcacc gggtatcacg gcggcacagg gggcctccag
    34621 ttcgaccggc gtgccgctga cccatcgcgg gctggcgacc tcggttcaat atgttaccgg
    34681 ccaccggcaa gccgacaagg tgctggatct ggactggaaa cggctggccg atcctgactc
    34741 gaccttggtg gtctatatgg gcgttgccaa catcggccag atcgccatgg ggctaatgac
    34801 cgagagcctg cccggctcga cccccgttct ggccgtgggc aaagccacca caccggatga
    34861 gagccgcatg gtatcccgcc ttgatcaatt ggcggcggat gtccgcaaag ccgacctgaa
    34921 agcgccaacc ttgttcatca tcggcaaggt ggtttcgctc tacgcagaac ggcctttggc
    34981 agacctgctg gaacaggctc atggctaagc ttggtcataa aagcctgggg cagcgccagg
    35041 tcccggcggg gggccaggcg cctagccggg ggatggaccg ggtgttaccc cgcagggcgg
    35101 gccaacgttc gggctggacg gcgcacgccg tgctgacgac cgccgtagtt ctggccacgt
    35161 cagcctttgc cgcagaagcc attgacccca acgcactgaa acgacttgtc catcaggatt
    35221 gcggctcgtg ccacgggttg tcgctgaaag gcggccttgg ccccgatctg cggtccgaga
    35281 cattgcagca ttacgatgcc gacgtcctga ccggtgtcat ccttgacggc attcccgata
    35341 ccgcaatgcc cccatggcgg cccctgatca gcgaagaaga ggccgaatgg atcgcccgtt
    35401 acctgctgga acaggaggaa caatgaaaca tctcatcctc ggccttgcag ccacattgat
    35461 gatcacaacg gcacatgccg atcctaccgc aaccggagac ctgggtctgg tgatcgaacg
    35521 ggccaagggg tcagtcctgt tggtcgacca gtccgaccgc gccgcgctcg cgcggatcga
    35581 ggggctgggc gacctttccc atgcctcgct ggtctattcg ccggatgaac gctttgcgta
    35641 tgtcttcggg cgtgacggcg ggctgaccaa ggtggacatt gtcacccgtc agatcgtgaa
    35701 ccgcgtcgtg caggcgggca acgccatcgg cggcgcaatc tcagacgatg gcaaactggt
    35761 ggccgtgtcc aactatgaac ccggtggtgt acgagtcttt gatgcggaca cgctggagat
    35821 ggtcgccgac attcccaccg acagcaaaac catcggttta gtcgatgcgc cgggccgtcg
    35881 cttcgtgttt accatgtggg acacgggcga gacctggatt gccgattttg ccaaaggcga
    35941 ccccgcgatc accaagatca ccgacatggg caagaaccct tacgacgcgc tgatcaccgc
    36001 caatggccgc acctatatca ccggcctgtt cggcgaggac ggcctgaccg cgctggatct
    36061 ctgggccgag aaccccgaac ccatccgcgt gctgcccgac tatgggcgcg gacaggagga
    36121 aatgccggtc tacaagatgc cccatctgga aggctgggcg ctgaccgggc gcgagttcgt
    36181 cctgcccgcc gttggccatc acgaggttct gtggatcgac tctgacaccc ttaccgaaac
    36241 cgggcgcacc aagacgcacg gccagccggt ctttgccatg gctcgccccg acgggcggca
    36301 ggtctgggtc aatttcgccc atccactgaa cgacacgatt caggtcatcg acagtgtcag
    36361 caaagagatc atccacgaat tcaaacccgg ccccgccgtg ttgcacatgg agttcacgcc
    36421 tcgcgggcat gaggtctggc tcagcgtgcg cgatgccaac aaggttatgg tctacgacac
    36481 gcagaccttc gaaaaactgc gcgagatcga tgcggacagc ccctcgggca tcttctttac
    36541 agcgcgtgcg cacaaaacgg ggctgtgacg gatggatcat atcaccgacc cgatcgaccg
    36601 ccgcctgctg gatgagttcc agcgtgattt cccgatcacc gaccacccgt ttcaggttct
    36661 gggcaatacg ctgggtctgg acgaggccga agtcatcgac cgcctgaccc gaatgcgcgc
    36721 aaccggccgg atcacgcgcg ttggcgcgac gattgcaccc ggtgcggttt cggccagcac
    36781 tctggctgcc gtcgccgcgc ccgatgagcg tctggaagag gtcgccgcaa tgatcgacgc
    36841 ggaacccggc gttaaccaca attaccagcg cgaggatgac tggaacctat ggtttgtcgc
    36901 caccggcccg gaccgtacgc atgtgaatga cacgctggcg cggatcagcc atcgcaccgg
    36961 gctgcgggtg ctggatttgc ggctggtgcg cccgttcaac gtcgatctgg ggttccgcat
    37021 gtcgggcaat acccgcaacg tgcccggccc ccgcaaggtg gattgctcgg ccatgcggga
    37081 cggagaccgc cccttgctgc aggcgctgag ttcgggcctg caactggtca ttgatccgtt
    37141 tgctgatctg gcacggtctc tgggtcggtc cgcccccgag gtgatggcgc gaatcgaggc
    37201 actgcacgat gcgggcatta tctcgcgcct gggtgtcatc gttcgccaca gggcgcttgg
    37261 ctggtcggcc aacgcgatgg tggtctggga catgcccgcc gatcaggtcg gcactgctgg
    37321 cccggcactt gccgcacatc ccggcgtgac cctgtgttat gagcggaacc cggtcgagga
    37381 catctggccc tatcgcctct attccatgat ccacgcccgg tcgcgcagcg aagcgctgga
    37441 aaccctttca agtgccgtcg ccttgccgga actggccagt gcgcgccaca aggtgctgtt
    37501 ctcgacccgc tgcttcaaac agaccggcgc gctgatccac caaaaggagg ctgcggcatg
    37561 acactggacg caaccgatcg cgcaatcctg aaccggatgc aggacgatct gccactgagc
    37621 acgcatccct atgccacaat cgccaccgag ctgagcattt cggagagcga cttgctggac
    37681 cgtctcaaac gcatgaaaga agagcgcatc atcactcgct ttggtccgtt ttttgacgcc
    37741 gctgccatgg gcggcgcctt ctgcctgtgc gcaatggccg ttccacccga gaatttcgaa
    37801 accgtcctga ccaaagtcaa tgcgcatcca gaggttgccc ataattatga acgcacgcat
    37861 cggctgaaca tgtggttcgt cctggcaacc gaaacccccg aggggatcga ggccaccgcc
    37921 gatgccatcg aacgggaaac ggggatcgag gtactttgtt ttcccaaatt gcaggaattt
    37981 ttcattggct tccgggtggc ggcatgatcg acgcgaaaga cagagagatt atcgaggcgc
    38041 tgcaaggcgg cctgccgctc gtgcctgcac cctacgcgca ggtggcttcg gacatgggca
    38101 tggacgaaga cgagttgctg cttcgtctgg ccgacctgaa atcgagcggt gtgatccgcc
    38161 gcatcgctgc tgcacccaat cactacaaac tgggcatgac ctcgaacggc atgaccgtgt
    38221 gggatgtcga agacgaccac gtgaccgaac tgggcacccg gatcggcgct ttgccgtttg
    38281 tcacccactg ctacgaacgc cctcgcgccc tgcccgactg gccttataac ctgttcgcca
    38341 tggtccacgg aacggaccgc gacgaggtcg aagaaaagcg ggcggaaatc accgcaatac
    38401 tgggcgaggc ctgtcgggcc aaagatatcc tctattccac gcgcattctc aaaaagaccg
    38461 ggctgcgcct gaaaacgaaa ggctgagaca tgttccgcct gaccgaatac atgcatcaac
    38521 tcgtcacccc gaccccggtg cggaaacgcc gccccggacc ggtaaaaccg gtggtaatct
    38581 ggaacctgac gcgacgctgc aacctgaaat gccgtcattg ctacaccgtc tcggcggatg
    38641 ttgcgttccc aggcgagctc aaccacgagc aagccatggt aacccttgag gatctgggcc
    38701 agtttcgcgt cccggccttg atcctctcgg gtggggaacc gctggaccgg ttcgatttct
    38761 tcgatatcgc caaacgcgcc cgtgacctag tgccgatgct ggcattgtcg accaacggta
    38821 cacggataca cgacgaaacc gccgacatga tcgccgatgt cgggttcaac tatgtcggca
    38881 tctcgttgga cgggatcggg gccacgaatg actggttccg cggggttgaa ggcgcctttg
    38941 ccgacgccct gcgcggtgtg cgcgaatgca agaaacgcgg cataaaggtt ggcctgcggt
    39001 tctgtctgac cgaaggcacc caacatcacc tgcccgacct gctgcaactg tgcgatgatg
    39061 agggcgttga taagttctat ctgtctcacc ttgtttacgc cgggcgcggc gacaagaacc
    39121 ggggcgagga tgccgagcat atgcgcacgc gcaacgggct tgatctgttg ctggaacgcg
    39181 cgtgggaggc cgcctcgggc gggcgcccac tggacatcgt gacaggcaac aacgacgccg
    39241 atgctgggta tttcctgaac tgggtccgcg cacgcttcga tgccgacaag gccgcccatg
    39301 tacgcgagca cctggccgca tgggggggta attccagcgg tctgggcgtg gccaatattg
    39361 acaatctggg ccgggttcat cccgacacct actggtccga ctacacggtc ggcaatgtaa
    39421 agaccaaacc gttttccgag ctatggacca gcgatgatcc gatgcttgcc atgctgcgca
    39481 cccgcccgcg cccgctgaag gggcgctgcg gggcttgtca gctcaaggac gtctgcggcg
    39541 gcaatacccg gattcgggcg ttgcagctga ccggcgaccc ctgggccgaa gatccggcct
    39601 gttatctgac aaatcaagaa atcggcgtcg aagatgcggg cgagcgcctg caggtgacgc
    39661 cgttccgagg aaaaagccat gacccggcgc atcaattctt ttgacactct gaaaatcggc
    39721 accttctgtt cgctgctgct ggcgggcact gcatgggccg acgccccagc cgactatgcc
    39781 gaacactgcg catcctgcca cggtgaaaac cgtctgggcg gagttggtcc tgcgctgatc
    39841 cccgagacgc tgaaacggat gcgcggcccg cgcgtggccg ctgtgatcgc cgaagggcgc
    39901 acggccactc agatgcccgc cttttcccac gaactcgacg ctttgcagat cgaggaactg
    39961 gccggttggc tgaaatcccc gctggaaacc gaccctgaat ggggtgaggc cgatatcatg
    40021 gccagccgca cgctggacga ggactatgtc ccggtggacg cacccgtctg ggacagcgac
    40081 ccgatgaata tcacgttggc ggttgagacc ggcgatcacc atgtcagcgt tctggacggc
    40141 gacacgttcg aagttctgga ccggttcgag accccctttg ccgttcacgg cgggcccaaa
    40201 ttcagccccg atggccgcta tgtgttcatc atgtcccgcg atggctgggt gcagaaatac
    40261 gacatctggg cgctgaaaca ggtgggccgt gtgcgcgcgg gcctgaacag ccgcaacatc
    40321 gccatgtctg gcgacggcaa atgggttgcc gtggcgaatt acctgcccaa cagcctgacc
    40381 ttgctgtcga ccgaggacct gtcggttgcc aaggtcgttg aggtcaagag caagaagggc
    40441 gtccgcagcc gtgtctcggc cgtgtatcag gccccaccgc gcgaaagttt tgtgctggca
    40501 ctgaaagacg tgcccgagat ctgggaggtc ttctacggcg ccaacccacc gcaatccggc
    40561 ctgggtcacg atttccgcat cgagggtcag ttcaagaacc ccgacccatt cccggtgcgc
    40621 aagatcacca cgcccgacta tctggacgat ttctttttcg accagagcta tgaatatgtc
    40681 atgggcgcat cgcgcgatgg cgagggcggt caggtgatcg atctggtcat cggccagaaa
    40741 gtcgccgatc tggacctgcc ggggatgccg catctgggct cgggcatcac atggcagcac
    40801 ggcgacacca ccgtgatggc cacgccgcac ctgaccgatg gcaccgtgtc ggtgatcgac
    40861 atggaaactt gggatactgt caaacggatc aagacggaag gaccggggtt cttcatgcgc
    40921 agccatgaaa actcgcccta cgtttgggcc gatgtgttct ttgggccgaa caaagacgcg
    40981 atgcatgtga tcgacaagca aagccttgag atcgttaaga ctctgcgccc ggctccgggt
    41041 aagacagttg cgcatgttga gttcaccaaa gacggcagcc acgcgctggt ttcgatctgg
    41101 gaagatgacg gcgcggtaat cgtctatgat gcgcaaacgc tggaagaagt ccgccgcctg
    41161 ccgatgcgca aaccttcggg aaaatacaat gtctggaaca aaatcacctt ctcggaagga
    41221 accagccact gaaggcaaat ggccggtctg gaaactggcc attctgcttt atccggccac
    41281 ggcgctgacc gtggctatca atctgtttct ggccggcctg attgccaaca gcgtcggtta
    41341 cggcattatc gagccggtca cagcgatcct gtggtcgatc ccattgggcg tgcctgcatc
    41401 ctggcttgcc gggcgctggg tacggggcct gatggacgaa gctgacagtt gacgtcggct
    41461 tctagaattc tgagatttca cggaaatccg ccaagattaa tttttgggca gtctgagaac
    41521 aaatgactta agtcaaggat cgaatccggc ggcaggtcta cccctcagga aagattgccg
    41581 agttggattc tccatgcccg cctttaaccc tctgcacatg tcagctgttt gcgcgtcccg
    41641 cgcagcttgt gctgtagcgg gcattttcct tctgctgttg cagctgcttg gcccggcgct
    41701 ggcgagtccc ggggaaagca tgtgggtgga gatctgctcg gaggcagggg cggtctgggt
    41761 tcaggtggac cttgaagagg acaccacgga tccaaccgcg ccctgtccga attgcgccga
    41821 ctgcgccctg tgcgccgtca cctcagcggc cccggtgccg gaaatgcctg tattctaccg
    41881 ggaaggtcta attcacgccg cacattgcga aaaccgcgat ctgctcagcg tcaccagtgt
    41941 aaaacgactg tggcccgaaa cccgcggccc cccccgcgtg acccaagaaa caactgaacg
    42001 cgccccgcgc gcgtccatgg cgtctaccca aattatcgga ggtgcgccgt ggtcgtaagt
    42061 cgcgcaatcc atttcctgct ggccctttcc ctgtcctgcc tgatggcgat cagcgcccat
    42121 gccgacagcc tcgccagctt cctgcccgac attgagcccg ccgacctggc ccccggtgcc
    42181 gatgcttttg gcccggttcg cgacgacgtg cccgttgccc cagttctgaa gggcggagag
    42241 acagttgcct gggctttcct gacttctgat ttcgtgggca ccaccggtta ttcgggcaaa
    42301 cccatccacg tggttgctgc catcgacgac gatgcggttc tgaccggcgt taagctggtc
    42361 aaacactcgg aacccatcgt tctgatcggc attcccaatt cccgtatggt cgaattgacc
    42421 gaaggttaca ctgggcttga cctgaaagtc gaagtggaga ccggtggcga ggggcatgac
    42481 ctcgacatca tctcgggcgc gacagtgacg atcatggtga tcgacgacag cctcgttcgt
    42541 ggtgggatca aggtatcccg cgcactgggt ctgggaggcc tgtctccgtt gctggccgat
    42601 ggtcccaaac gcgaaatcga tatggcgaag aactccgctt acgactgggc aaccttgtct
    42661 ggcgacggct cggtccggcg tctgacgctg gacgtcggtc aggtcaatgc cgcttttgag
    42721 gccacgggcg atcagcgtgc catcaagcgc cccgagccgg gtgaaccgga cgacacattc
    42781 atcgacatgc atttggcact ggtttctgtc ccgtcaatcg gcaagtcgct gttgggtgag
    42841 gccgaatatc agaatctggt cgagtggctg gatgaagggg aacaggctat tctggtgctg
    42901 ggccgcggcg cctacagctt caaaggttcg ggttacgtcc gcggcggtat ctttgaccgg
    42961 atacaactga tccagggcga caattcagta cggttctttg acaagcaaca agagcgtctt
    43021 ggcaaagtcg cagcctccga cgcgccaagc ttcaccgaac tggatatctt caagatccct
    43081 gccgaggccg agttcaatcc ggctgaaccg ttccgcctgc aactgctggt gcaacgcgct
    43141 ataggtgcgg ttgagaagac attcctgacc tttgatcttg gttacaaact gcccgagcgg
    43201 tatctgctgc ccgtcgctgc ctccgcggtc gtcgatgatg ccaccggcga agccgccgcc
    43261 aaagccgctt tgtggcagcg catctggaag gatcgcaccg ttgaaattgg cgttctcggc
    43321 atcatgcttc tggtgctgac ggccaccttc ttcttccaat tccacgccac catgaacgcg
    43381 cgggtcttct actggttccg catcggttac ctgacaatga ccctgttctt catcggctgg
    43441 tatgccaacg cgcagctaag cgtggtgaac ctgatggctc tggcaggcag tctacgcacc
    43501 gggttctcat gggatgcgtt cctgctggat ccgctggtct ttatccaatg gttcgccgtg
    43561 gccgccgccc tgctgttctg gggccgaggt gcctattgcg gctggctgtg cccgttcggt
    43621 gcattgcagg agctgaccaa caagatcgcg cgggcctgcc gcgttccgca gtggaccctg
    43681 ccctggggtc tgaatgaacg gctttggcct gcaaaataca tgatcttcct tgtgctcttc
    43741 ggcatcagct tcgtgtccat cccgctggcc gaaaaatatg ccgagatcga accgttcaag
    43801 accgcaatca tcctgaagtt catgcgcgac tggccgtttg tagtctttgc gctgctcctg
    43861 ctgggtgtcg ggctgttcat cgaacggttc tactgccgtt atctctgccc gctgggcgga
    43921 gcgctggcga tccccgcccg tatccgcatg ttcgactggc tgcgccgcta caaggaatgc
    43981 ggcacaccct gtcagacctg cgccaacgaa tgccccgttc aggccatcca ccccacgggt
    44041 gagatcaatc cgaacgagtg tgtcacctgc ctgcattgtc aggtgctcta ccagtccgag
    44101 acgaaatgtc ccgtcgtcat ccgccagcta aaacggcggg ccaagacagg gtcggtcgac
    44161 ctcaagaccc cgctcggaca accaccggcg aaccatccga acgccaaacc gcaatccgtt
    44221 tcctaaaaaa ggaggaacga tcatgtcgga caatgaaagc aaactgaaca tcacacgccg
    44281 cgggatgctg ggtgcaaccg caaccggcgc tgtgctggcc gggaccggtc tgggctcaac
    44341 cctgatgacc gcgaagcaag ccagcgctgc cgccaatgct aacctggagc ccggtgaact
    44401 ggacgaatac tacggtttct ggtcttcagg tcagacaggt gaactgcgca ttctgggctt
    44461 cccgtccatg cgcgaactga tgcgggttcc ggtgttcaac cgctgctcgg ccaccggctg
    44521 gggtcaaacc aacgagtcgt tgaagatcat gaccgatggc ctgctaccgg aaaccaagga
    44581 attcctcgcc aagcgcggcc tgaaaaccta tgacaacggt gaccttcacc acccgcatat
    44641 gtcgttcacc gacggcacct atgatggccg ctacctgttc atgaacgaca aggccaacac
    44701 ccgcgtcgcc cgcgtgcgct gcgacgtgat gaaatgcgac aaaatcaccg agatcccgaa
    44761 cgccaaggcg atccacggtc tgcgcccgca gaaattcccg cgcaccggct atgtatttgc
    44821 caacggtgag gatgaaacgc cgctggttaa tgacggcaca gtgctggatg atccatcgca
    44881 atacgtgaac atcttcaccg cactggacgg cgacaccatg gaagtggcat ggcaggtgat
    44941 cgtgtcgggc aacctcgaca acaccgactg cgactatcag ggcaagtacg cctactcgac
    45001 ctcgtacaac tcggaaatgg gtatgaacct ggccgagatg accgagaacg agctggacca
    45061 cgtcgttgtc ttcaacctcg cggaaatcga agcgggtatc gaagccggtg actaccaaga
    45121 gctgaaaggc gtcaaggttc tggacgggcg caagggtcag aacaagaagt acacccgcta
    45181 tatcccgatc ccgaactcgc cgcacggcat caacaccgca cctgacggca agcatgtctg
    45241 catcaacggc aagctgtcgc cgacagtctc gatcatggac gtcaccaaac tggacgccct
    45301 gttcgaaagc gacgctgacc cgcggtcgtg catcgtcggc gaaccgcagc tgggtctcgg
    45361 cccgcttcac accgcttatg acggtcaggg caacgcgttc accacgctgt tcctcgacag
    45421 ccagatcgtg aagtggaaca tcgaaaaggc aatcgaggca tacggcggcg ccgatgtgga
    45481 cccgatcatc tcgaaggtcg acgtgcacta tcagccgggc cacaactcga cctccatggg
    45541 tgaaaccaag gatgccgacg gcaagtggct gatttcgatg aataagttct cgaaagaccg
    45601 cttcctgaac gtgggtccgc tgaagcccga aaacgagcag ctgatcgaca tctcgtccga
    45661 cgagatgaaa gtggttcacg acggcccgac ctttgccgaa ccgcatgact cgatcatcgt
    45721 tcgcagcgac atcgtcaacc cggtcaacgt ctgggatcgc gccgatgtca catgggaaga
    45781 cgcccgcaag caggccgaag ccgatggcat cgatctggaa gaaggtgccg aggaacccat
    45841 ccgggacggc aacaaggtgc gggtctacat gacctcgcag gccccgacct tcagccttga
    45901 gaagttcacc gttaaacaag gtgacgaggt gacggtctac atcaccaatc tggatgacgt
    45961 ggacgacgtg acccacggct tctgcctggg caactacggc atcgcgatgg aagtcgcacc
    46021 attggcaacc gcctcggtca ccttcaccgc cgaccgtccg ggcgtgcact ggttctattg
    46081 ccagtggttc tgccacgcgc tgcacatgga aatgcgcggt cggatgctgg tcgaaccggc
    46141 tggagcataa ggcgatgcgc tggtccctgc tcattccgct cctgctcggc tcgccccttt
    46201 gggcggcgga ctgggacgtg cccaaccggg cgggggccat caatgaaata ctggcgcagg
    46261 cggcggatgg ggacaccctc cgcctgagcc ccggtgttta caccgaaaca ctggttctgg
    46321 accggcctgt aattatcgac gggctgggac aggccaccat agacgggaaa ggaaacggca
    46381 gcgtcatcac tgtgaccggg ccgggtgtca ccgtgcgcgg gctgacggtg atcggctctg
    46441 gctcaagcca tgacgggatc gacagcggta tccagctgac caaaacggcc aaagcacccg
    46501 tggttgagga taacgtgctg ctgggcaatc tctacggcgt cgacattcac ggggccaagg
    46561 acagcatcgt gcgtggcaac cggatcgaag gccgtttgga ccagcgaatg aacgaccgtg
    46621 gcaatggcgt ctatgtctgg aacgcgccgg gcgcgcgggt ggaagacaac gacatccgct
    46681 atggccgcga cgggatcttt gtgaactcgt ccaagaaaaa caccttcaca ggcaacctgt
    46741 tccgcgatct gcggtttgcg gtgcactaca tgtacgccga cgactcgatc gtcagcgaca
    46801 atgtctcaat cggtaacgat ctgggttatg ccgtgatgtt caccaccaat gtgaaggtcg
    46861 tagataacgt ctcggttggt gaccgcgaac atggcgtgat gctgaactac gccaacaaaa
    46921 gtcagatcac cggcaacgtg gtgataggtg ccaaggaaaa atgcaccttc ctctataact
    46981 ccaacaagaa tgaattcacc gataactggt tccagggatg cggcatcggc atccatttta
    47041 ccgctggcag cgagcgcaac cgcatcgtcg gcaattcttt tattgggaac cggacacagg
    47101 tgaaatacgt ctcgaccaag tgggtcgagt ggtccgaaga cgggcgcggc aattactggt
    47161 ccgatttcgc cgcctatgat gtggatggcg acggtatcgc cgacgccccc tatcgcccca
    47221 atgacagtat ggaccatgtg ctgtggaccc aaccctcagc caaattactc ctcggctccc
    47281 ctgccgtgca gctggtgcgc tggtcgcaat ccgccttccc ggcccttctg ccgggcggcg
    47341 tgatcgacag caacccgctt atgcaagccc ctgaaccccc agctatgaaa aaggtgcctc
    47401 atgacggata aggccctaag tattacccaa gtcagcaagg accgagggaa aacccgcgtt
    47461 cttgacgata tcaccctttc ccttgcccca ggtcagcgcg ttgcactgct gggccataac
    47521 ggcgcgggca agtcgaccct gatcaaatcc atcctcggct tgacgccgat ccatggcgga
    47581 gccattcgga tcggcgatac cactcccggc accgcgcaag cacggcggga tacggcctat
    47641 ctgcccgagg ctgtgtcgtt ccacccagcc ttgaccggac gcgagcagtt gacccttttc
    47701 gcaaagctgt ccggggcaat tgccgatgtg cccggcttgc tggatcgagt tggcctcagc
    47761 gatgcactgg atcgccggat tggaacttac tccaaaggga tgcggcaacg tcttggtctg
    47821 gcgcaagtgc tgctaggcca gccgaaagtg gcactgctag acgaaccaac ctcaggcctg
    47881 gacccgatct ctcggcagga tctttatgcc atcattgacg aactggcagc gcagggcacc
    47941 gccgtcctga tcgcgtcgca cgctctgacc gaggtcgagg cccgcactga ccgcatcgct
    48001 atcatgcgga agggccggat ggttgcggat gacacgctga acaacctttc ggcgctggcc
    48061 gggctgccga tccgcctgcg cgtacgcgcc agcgtcaacg cagatgcact ggccgccgaa
    48121 ttgggtggca accggatcaa tggtgcgtcc gtggaactgc tctgttcccc tgatgacaag
    48181 atggaggccc tgcgccgtat cgccgggttg ggcgacgcag tagcggatgt cgaaatgacc
    48241 ccgcccaggc tggaagacct ctatcgacac tacgcacagg aggagatgca atgacccgct
    48301 tcctcgccat cactcgcacc gagatgctga tcctgcgtcg caaccgctgg ctgctggtcg
    48361 caacgctgat catggtattg ttcgctttgg ctctgacttt tgcgggcagc gcccccaccg
    48421 gcacactggg cgtcgatatg ctgactgttt cggtggcctc gatgaccaca ctgtcggttt
    48481 acctggcacc cttgctggcg ctgatgattt ccttcgacgc catcgctggt gacgtggacc
    48541 ggggcagcct gtcgctgctg ctgtcctacc cggcagggcg cggagaaatc ctgctaggca
    48601 agttcaccgc ccacttggcc gccctggcct ttgctatgac cgttggtttc ggcaccgcag
    48661 gcgcggtggc cgcatttttt ggcggcgcgg gaccggaaag cctgatggcg ctggctcgcc
    48721 tcattctcac atccatcctg ctgggcgctg tgtttctggc gctgggttac ctgctgtctg
    48781 ccctggcaag gggcgccacg gcggcagcag gtctgtcggc cgggctctgg ctggtttttg
    48841 tcgtccttta tgatctgggc ttgttgggag ccgtcgtcat ggacaagggc ggcaccttca
    48901 cccaatccgt ctttccgtgg gtgatggttg ccaacccggc cgacgcattc cgtctgtgga
    48961 acatcgccgc aaccgaaggt gtcgccatgg cctcgggcat gactggagct gcgcaagctc
    49021 tgcccgtatg ggccgcgccg gcctcgctgc tgatctggcc ggtgctgggt tttatcctag
    49081 cccgtgccgc cttccggagg gtcgagccat gaaacgcttt tgcctgatcg ccctggtagc
    49141 cctgactgct tgtaaagaag agatggccgt ggcccctgac ccggttgatt tgacaccgga
    49201 cgcgctcagc tatttttgtc agatgaacat tgccgagcat ggcgggccaa aggggcaaat
    49261 tcatctggaa gggtatcccg tgccgctgtt ctttgctcaa gtgcgcgaca tggtggccta
    49321 tctgaaaagc cccgagaggg atgccaaaat cactgctgtt tatgtcagtg acatgggggt
    49381 tgccacgaac tggcggcagc cgggcatttc caactggatc gcggctgatg acgcaacctt
    49441 tgtggtcggc tccaacgttg caggcggcat gggcgcaccc gaggttgtac cctttgccga
    49501 tcccaccgct gccgatgttt tcatcaccca atatggcggc gcgcagatgc cgctgcccga
    49561 cattccagct gccgaggttc tcggccccgt cgatctggac ctgaaactgg agaccccctc
    49621 atgacccccc tctcccgccg tcggttcctg accatgtccg ccgcctgcgc cgcctttcca
    49681 gccagcgcga aacccgcccc agcggcccat tggcgcgggg ttgcactagg ggccgaagcc
    49741 agcctgcggc tggaagggct gaccgatgcc caggcggcgc cgatcattgc cgccgtcgag
    49801 gccgagttga accgtttgga aaacatcttc agcctgtacc gccctcaatc cgaactcagc
    49861 cgactgaacc gcgacggcca actgtcggac cccgcacctg aattgctaaa cgttctcagc
    49921 ctgtgcacgg cgttgcacga ggctacgaac ggcgcgttcg accccaccgt tcaaccactc
    49981 tggtccgcac tcgcaactga tgcgcgccct gaaaagaccg acgcggcacg gcgttctgtc
    50041 gggtgggctc gcgtgaacgt tcagacggac atgatccgcc tgccgcaacc gggcgtttca
    50101 gcactgactc tgaacggcat cgcacagggc gccatcaccg accgtatcag tgcgctactg
    50161 actgcgcatg acctgcgggg cgtgctggtg aatatgggag aaatagcggc ccgggggcaa
    50221 cgcggagacg gacaagcttg gcaggtcggg ctggctggac ccggaggcaa tgttcgcaaa
    50281 tccatcgaac tgcgggaccg tgcggtcgca acttcgaacg cgcgcagttt catgctgaca
    50341 ggtgatcagg ggcatattct gaaccctgcg agtggtatgc gcccagcggg catcgtctca
    50401 gtctcggcgc ccagcgcggc cattgccgac gggttgtcga ctgctttgtg cgccctgccg
    50461 aagacaggat ttgacacagt actcaggtct ttccctgacg tgcggctgga aatgcacatc
    50521 tggtcataag gctcagggtt gcgtgccaga aaccgcgcaa ccaaagcctc tcagtacacc
    50581 aaagccgaaa catagacttg cccaaagact aatttggtaa gccgagtttc acgccgtatc
    50641 tacgaaaaaa ggtaggtggc ggagacgaag ggattcgaac cctcgagacg gtttcccgcc
    50701 tactccctta gcaggggagc gccttcgacc actcggccac gtctccgccg acgggtatat
    50761 ccttgcaaac gctggaaata caaggccaat tctgatcaga ttggcagttt tctgagaaat
    50821 cccggaacta cttgaaatct caccaaatag cactgcttaa accgattccg gaccatgtcc
    50881 ggtcaaccga tttcagctgg gtgtaatggg aacaggttgc agattcgcaa aacacattgg
    50941 ggctgtacgc acccgtgcgc agcatcgggt gtcgaacatg ccccgatacc tagctatgca
    51001 ccgtcagttt ttcaaaaggt caatgaccag ccctccctga gctgtgtccc aaaagccttc
    51061 gcggccaaga acccaatatc cgaaattcga tcgtgcgtga tgggtcgaca tgggaaccag
    51121 actttgtccg tcgatcaggt cctggatgat ccccgtccac ccaagcgcta ccccggctcc
    51181 ggtcagggca agatgcagcg ccattccgtg atcattgacc acgacgcggt tgtccgaaag
    51241 gcgccaatcg tcttgagagc gatccagcca cgcctcccaa ctcagccagc gcctttccgg
    51301 atcttcctgt tcgatcagcg gaatgctgga cacgtcaatg ctgccatctg gctgccggta
    51361 gcgttcgatc aggctggggg aggcaacagg acaaacggct tcatcaatca gctttcgggc
    51421 ctcgaatccc ggccagtggc cttgaccaaa gagaatccag caatctgctg gctccacaaa
    51481 caggtccgcg tccttgacca gggtgattac ctttacctga acatccaacc gctcggacag
    51541 ttccggcagg cgcgaagaca accagtaagc tccgattccc ggataagtcg cgattgcgaa
    51601 aaccccgtcg ccctctttag cgcgaatccg ggccgccgtc gttcgtatgt ttcgaaaagc
    51661 ccgtgacacg ctgtcataga gctcactcgc gtccggggtc ggtaccagac gcccatgcga
    51721 tttctcgaag agaacggcac caagatcctg ctcaagcttc ttgatctgat agcttatcgc
    51781 cggttgttgc acgttcagcg ccttggccgc cagcgtgaag ctgccatgcc agtaagcctc
    51841 ttcgaaggct ctcagaccct tgagtgtcgg aaggctgtca gccattgaaa aattcaatct
    51901 cctgctcaga attttccgcg tattttagaa gaaaaaactc gttaaaacag aaaaaactat
    51961 tctaatgccg gaaactggga ggcctcactt gtccaccgat attgaaaaaa ttttgaacat
    52021 ggcgcgcgaa cacgcggccg ctgaggttgc tcctaacgtt gacgcctgga accagtcggg
    52081 agtttggccg cgtgcagtgt cggacaaggc tggggctgcg ggtcttacgg gtctttatgc
    52141 ccccgaaaaa tatggtggtc aggggctttc ccttggcgac ggcatccggg tttacgaaga
    52201 gcttggaatg gccgatggcg cctatgcgtt cgcgttgtcg atgcacaata tctgcacctt
    52261 cgccgggtgc agctatggca ccgaagcatt caaggagcag tgggcgcgtg atcttacatc
    52321 cggccggaaa cttgcgaact tcgcgttgac ggaaccgcaa tcgggctctg acgccaccaa
    52381 catgtacagc cgcgccgtga tcaacacaga tggcacatgg actatcaatg gcgcaaaggc
    52441 ctgggtcagc ctagcgggtg aagccgatat ctatttcacc gttgtgaaga cgtccgatca
    52501 gcccggccat caggatatgg cgatgatcgc catcccggcc gacactccgg gcctgagctt
    52561 tgggccgcgt tatgaaacgc ccagctacaa cttcctgccc ctgtccgaga tgtacatgaa
    52621 agatgtcgtc gtctcagagg acaatatcat cctgccagtc ggacaagggc tgcaggggtc
    52681 actgatggca atcgacatcg ctcgtgtgtc catcgcctcg ggctgttgcg gattgatgca
    52741 ggccgcgctg gacacggcgc tgagctattc caagaaccgc aaaatgtttg gcggcaagaa
    52801 cctggatctg gatggcatcc aatggatgct gggcgatgtt gcgaccgagc tggaggcctc
    52861 gcgtttgttg taccgggcgg cggcaaacgc gcttggaacg cccgaaggac cggtaatggc
    52921 ggcccatgcc aagcgatttg ttccggatgc ggccatcaag gcggccaata catgcacgca
    52981 ggtgcttggg gggatggggt tgctcaaacc ctatggcctc gaccgcctgt cccggctcag
    53041 ccagatgctg cgcatcgttg acggtacaac ggaaatcagc cgggtcgtta ttgggcgcag
    53101 tctgatgaaa cgggcaaaaa acctgccaga cttgccaatc cccaaaggct tcggagcagc
    53161 ctaagtcaag tcacgctggt ctgtttggga gggttgacca tgcaaaaaca ctttgaagcg
    53221 atggaaaaga cagcggccaa ccatgtgccg ctgtcccctc tatcctttct gaaccgggcg
    53281 gcggcgctgc acggaaaacg cacggcggtt gtttacgggg acacgcggcg cgattggggt
    53341 gaagttgtcc agcgctcgcg cgctgttgcg cgcgggttgg ctgaattggg catcaccaaa
    53401 ggcgacacga tttccgttct ctgccccaat atacccgaac tgttcgagct tcatttcgcc
    53461 gtacccttgt ccggtgccgt attgaacaca ctgaacacgc ggctggaacc cgagacggtt
    53521 gcctacattc tggatcatgc tgacactaat ctggtgattg tcgaccgtga gctggtgcca
    53581 cttttgtcca aagcctttga actactcggt cgtgatatcc cggttgtgga agtcaccgac
    53641 ccgaatgccg cgggtcaaga cagtcttggc gggcaggact attgcgagct tttgaacaaa
    53701 ggcgaatacg ctggcccggc tgtgcccgag gatgaatggg acgcgattgc gctgaactat
    53761 acctcgggca cctcagggcg cccgaaaggc gtggtgtatc accaccgcgg cgcttacctg
    53821 atggcacttg gcactgtggc ggcgtggcag atgcccagct atccggttta cctgtccgtt
    53881 gtgccgatgt tccattgcaa cggctggggg cacccttggg tgatggcact tcagggggga
    53941 accatggtat tcacccgcgt gccggccgca gacaagatta tggcgtcgat ccacgaacat
    54001 ggcgtgaccc atttgggcgc ggccccaatc gtactgcaga tgctggccga attggacaac
    54061 agcggaaccg ccccttttta cccggccatc aaagtgatga ccgcaggtgc gccgccccca
    54121 ccttcggttt tggagaaaac tacggcgatg ggtctggacg tcatgcaggt ctacggccta
    54181 accgaaacct atggccacat ttctcaatgc ctgtggcagg aagagtgggc cgatgaaagc
    54241 ccggccgagc aggcgcgact gcaagcgcaa caaggcatcg cctttccaat ggtcgaatct
    54301 gttgaggtca tcgaccgaga cagctgggaa accgtccccc gggatggcga aacgcagggt
    54361 gagatcacca ttcgcggcaa tacggtcatg aagggttatt acaaggacgc tgctgccacg
    54421 accgaggctt tcgacaaggg gtatttctgg tccggagacg ccgccgtggt caacccggac
    54481 agctacatgc agatccggga cagattgaag gacgtcatca tctcgggcgg tgaaaacata
    54541 tcctcggttg aggtcgaggc cgttctgtac cgccaccccg cgatccaggc ggccgcagtt
    54601 gtggccaaac ccgaccccaa atggggcgag gtgccctgtg cctttgtcga attgcgaccg
    54661 ggccacctag cagagggccg cgaaatcata gcgttttgcc gcgagcattt ggccgggttc
    54721 aaggcaccca agtcagtggt gtttactgac ctgcccaaga cttcgaccgg gaaaatccag
    54781 aaattccagc tcagggaaaa aataaaagcc gcagagccct gaaagaccgg cccttttcat
    54841 cccttggaca gcctgtgccg cgccctgatg accatccttt ggggccgaca ctttgcagca
    54901 agatgcgaac ccaccaagaa accgcgaaag gcttctggat ggggagcacc ccttttgcta
    54961 acgtcgcccc gatcatgacc acttaccgtg aaataatccg gccccacttt ataccgcgcc
    55021 tattcaaagt tgcattgccg gatgtgcggt tcggcacgac ttcaagacct aatctgcagc
    55081 tctgttcgaa gaacgtcctg gtggcgtctg atatcgccct gccccaaacc caccgacccg
    55141 gagcccgacc atgcctgtcg aaacgtttga ttacatcgtc gtaggggctg gcaccgccgg
    55201 ttgcctgctt gccaatcgcc tcagcaagga cccgtcgaac agagtgctgt tgctggaagc
    55261 cggtaaaaag gacacctacc cctggattca catcccggtc ggctatctgt actgcatcgg
    55321 taatcctcgt accgattggc tgtatcggac cgagccagac aaaggcctga acggccgcgc
    55381 gctactctat ccacgcggca ggacattggg cggctgttcc tcaatcaacg gcatgatcta
    55441 catgcgcggt caggcgcggg actatgacaa ctgggccaag ttaagtggag aggaagactg
    55501 gagctgggaa aactcggtcc cggacttcaa ggcacatgaa aaccactaca agctggacaa
    55561 tggcgccgat ccggaaaccg gcaacaacag ccggttttcg gacctgcatg ggcatggcgg
    55621 cgaatggcgc gtagaaaagc agcgtctgcg ctgggatgtg ctggatgcct ttgccaacgc
    55681 cgcagtcgag gcgggaattg aaccgaccga tgactttaat tcgggcgaca atgccggggt
    55741 tggttatttc gatgtgaacc agaaatcagg ttggcgatgg agcacctcga aaggtttcct
    55801 ccgccccgcg aaagcgcgcc agaacctggc aatctggacc gaagcgcagg tcgagcgcct
    55861 gaccttcgat actgcccccg atggcgcaac ccgctgctcc ggcgcgttag tgcactgcgc
    55921 ggggcattcg gtgaccgtgt gtgcctccac cgaggtcatc ctgtcggcag gtgccatcaa
    55981 ctcgccacag attctgcagt tgtcaggtat cggcaatgcc gagtttctga agtcccacgg
    56041 cattgaggtg gtgctgaacg cgcccgctgt tggagaaaac ctgcaggacc acctgcagat
    56101 ccgcgcagtg ttcaaggtag acggaaccaa aaccctcaat acgctggcaa acagcctttt
    56161 aggcaaggcc aggatcggtc tgcaatatgc cctgcaacgc tctggtccga tgagcatgtc
    56221 gcccagtcag ttgggggcct tcactcggtc cgacccgtcc cgcgctcatc ctaacttgga
    56281 atatcacgtc caaccgctga gccttgaagc ctttggcgaa gatctgcacg atttcccggc
    56341 catcaccgtc agcgtctgca acctgaaccc gaccagccgt ggcctcgttc gcatccggtc
    56401 gaacaaatac accgacgcgc cgatgatcac gccgaactat ctggccacca aggatgaccg
    56461 caaggtcgct gccgacagcc tgcgccaagt gcgcgagatc atgtccaaac cggcgatgca
    56521 gaaatacagt ccgcaggaat ggaagccggg tgttcagttc cagaccgatg aagaactggc
    56581 aaatctggcc ggtgacatcg ccaacaccat ctttcaccct gtaggcacgg caaagatggg
    56641 acacgaggac gatccgaccg cggtggtcga tccctatctg aaggtcaaag gcatcaaggg
    56701 gctgcgcgta gttgacgcta gcatcatgcc cgagatcacc agcggcaaca ccaacgcccc
    56761 gaccctgatg atcgcggaaa aggccgcacg ctggattctg gacagtcggt aacccaacca
    56821 cacagtggcc tcgggttctt gggcggatcc gggtcttgtg tcaaatcagc ggccaagaac
    56881 catggaacgg cagggacagt gcgcatgctg ttccgattgt cctctggact gccgcttgtc
    56941 ggtgtcaaag ccaccggcct tgctcagtaa actgtaggtt cccgccacgg tcggggcgca
    57001 gcagatcaga gagcgacgcc ccactttgga aaagcccggc caatgctagc tgatccgcaa
    57061 caaactgatc ctcaaacatg atcaggtcga tgccattcgg ttcaggtatc ggcctatctc
    57121 acacagaaaa cttgccagat atgcaggttt tagggcatat ttgtatggat ttaataagtt
    57181 caaattcata caaatgaatt tcttgaggct gaaccgagcg gcgggcgctt tgcgcccgag
    57241 accacctgtg ggggaaggaa gttggttttg gcttggttga gactgttact cgttttttgt
    57301 tgtgttttgc tgctgccatc gcaggtttta gctgaaatcg ggaaagtcat aggcgtcaaa
    57361 caaggcgcac tcatcacgcg cgctgggaaa acccaaccgt tgcaggctgg aatgggagtt
    57421 gcttctggcg attccatttc aaccgaccgt agcggtgtgg ttcagcttgt tttcgttgac
    57481 gaaaccaaga ttgccatcgg tccgaacgca cgcatgatgc tggatgtgac aatgctgcgc
    57541 ggcaaccgaa aggccaagaa tttcgcggtt caggcattgg gtggcagttt tcggtttatc
    57601 tccggcaaga gcaaaaagcg cgcctattcc atcaacactc cgaccgcgac aatggcggtg
    57661 cggggcacaa ccttcgacct ttgggtcgtt cccggcactc aaagtgccat gctggttttg
    57721 cagggacggg tagaaatgtg cggccagaac ggcaattgcc gtgaagccgg gcgccagtgc
    57781 agccttctgg caacgacaca agccggcagt attggtcgcc ctgtcgatca ggaaagctat
    57841 gacaaggcac tgaaaaaggg gtttcccttc gttcagtcgc aggaacagct gctggcacct
    57901 ttgcaagtag acttcagagg ttgcggaaca gatacactgc caccgccacc tcaacggtcc
    57961 gaggcgcggg aaaccagtcc cgagcgcggc gaaacaggcg gtgttgaaag cgccgcggct
    58021 gcggagtcgc gcagtgaaac tccgtccggg caaagcgtcg gtcaggggaa tggtggcaac
    58081 atcggcagca ataccggcag cggcaacggc aatggcggca atatcggacc cagcagcggc
    58141 agcggggatg ggcgcggtgg ttcgatcggt ggtggctcgg gcagcggtgg tccgggaagc
    58201 ggcggcacaa tcggtggcgg cgacaccgga ggattcgggg gcgctcccgg cggcggtggc
    58261 gccggtggga atggcggtaa cagcggcagc tgaagatata atggcaccgc tagatgacac
    58321 cagttcaggc gatgtcgtgg cggcacccgc acgttcaggg atgaccatgg cattcggagg
    58381 ctaacgtgac cggaaagccc agggaaagaa cggggcgacg gcgagccttt cagtttgtgg
    58441 ggctcggact gattctgttt ggatgtttca taagggtgct cgatccttac ccggtgcgaa
    58501 tgacgcggct gatttatttt gaccttttgc aacgcatttc gccgcgggaa tacaaccccg
    58561 accttccagt tcgcgtagtg gatattgacg aacggtcgct ggctaactgg gggcaatggc
    58621 cctggcccag aaccctgctt gctcagatgg tcaataacct gggcgaatac ggcgctgcct
    58681 ccatcgcctt tgacatgctg ttcattgagc ccgacaggtt ctcacccaca cgcctgctga
    58741 acgatcctgc tcttgctggc gtggtttcgg tggaccatca tgcctcgaaa ctggacaacg
    58801 acgtgctgtt cgcgctggaa atcgccaact ggccagtggt tttgggtgcc gcggcccggc
    58861 aatccggcga cgggcgggcc gtcacgcccc acgccggcat catagaaatc ggggaaacgc
    58921 caactgcggg gctggtcacg gttcctcatt ggacaccgcc tgcgccgccg ctggatcgca
    58981 gcgcagcagg tgtcggcggg gtcaacgttt cacctctggg cggcatgggc atcatacgcc
    59041 gcgttcccat cctgtggggc ggcccggacg gaacgctgcc ggggctgggc gtcgaggcac
    59101 tcagggtcgc attggacgag cccatcatca ttgccgaggg tacaccggac gaagctggta
    59161 tcatgttggc ggtcgagatc ggagagttcc gactgcccac cacggaaaac ggcgaagtct
    59221 gggtccggta cagacgtgac aatccggatt tgtacctgtc ggcggacgat atcatgcaag
    59281 acccggataa ccccgctctg cgcgcagaaa tcgaaggtca catcatattg gtcggcacct
    59341 cagctgcggg actgttcgac atgcaccaga cggcgctggg tgaatccgtt ccgggagtgt
    59401 cgatccacgc gcaaatcctg gagcaaattc tgaccggcga aatgatgagc cgctcggatg
    59461 tgaccgccgc ccttgaattg ctgtccttcg tcactctggg catcgtggtc acggctgtca
    59521 tggcccggtt cggcgcggtt gcctcgttcg tggcgggtgg cgcctcggcg gcggttgttc
    59581 tcggcatcag ttggctggcc ttccagaacc agctgatctt gttcgatgtc acttttccgt
    59641 tgatgggtgg catggccaat ttcggccttc tcgcgggcta tctgttcatt tcgacagagc
    59701 gcgaaaagcg ggtgatccgg cagatctttt ctcactatgt cgcacccgaa atcctggatg
    59761 agatggaggg gacgggccat caactgcaac tgggagggga aacgcaggat atcactgtga
    59821 tgttttccga tattcgaggc ttcaccccgc tgtccgagtc gatttcggcc acggatcttg
    59881 tcgccctgct aaaccagttg ttttcacaga tcggggatca gatcctgctg gaacgaggca
    59941 ccatcgacaa gttcataggc gatgcggtga tggccttttg gaacgcgccg ctgccagtcg
    60001 aggaccaccc ttgccgcgca gcacaggcgg cgctgctgat gcggcaggcg ctgatcgaat
    60061 tcaatgcgtc ggacgccatg actgggcggc caccgatagc ccttgccacg ggctgcgcta
    60121 ccggtcgggc ctgtgtcggc aatatcgggt ccaaacgtcg gttcaactac accgtgatcg
    60181 gggatgtggt gaacgtcgcc gcgcggatcg aacaaagctg ccgccatgtc gaatatgaca
    60241 ttctggtttc cttttcggtt tacgaaaaaa ccaggcacga catggccatg ctggaggccg
    60301 ggtttgtcga cctgaaagga cgaaccgatc tggagcctgt atttgtcctg gttggcgaca
    60361 aatccatgct gaacacgccc gcgtttcaaa ggctggaagc aacccacaag aaactgattg
    60421 aggccattcg gggtcgtcag ccaccggatc aggtcgaggc gatctgcgaa gattgcatag
    60481 cgcaggcgcg tcacatcgaa cccggcctgc tgaatttcta cggtgcgctc tctggccgag
    60541 cggcagactt caggtccgag ttccagtcca gccagttgat tttcagccac cacgagcgcg
    60601 aaagcacgtc ctcagcgtga caagcataga acacacagcc atgcttgccc gccaggcaag
    60661 atgcataaga ccacccaggg ccgggtgcat tcctgctttc aacgttgccc taatcgacgg
    60721 ctcgttcccc ggaagccttc attcttcggc gggcgcgcag gaccccagat agcggcgaac
    60781 agtttcggcc atcccgaatg tcaaagcatc gcagaacagc gcatggccga tagagacctc
    60841 tgtaatcgac gggatacggg taatcagctt gcgcgtcccg ccaaccgtca gatcgtgacc
    60901 cgcattgacc tgcaggccct gccacttggc tgcggctgcg gcttcggcca gacgttcaag
    60961 ttcccgatct tcagcaacgg gatcgctgtg ggcgccacca aacgggccag tataaagctc
    61021 gacccgatcc gcccctgtct gggctgcagg acccatatgt gtcgcgtccg ggtcgctaaa
    61081 cagcgacgcg cgatggccgt ttctcttaag cccggcaacc acctctgcca gcatcgcgcc
    61141 ctgtgtctcg taatcccagc catggtcgct tgtcgcctgc gtgggatcat ccggcacaag
    61201 cgtcacctga tccgcgcgaa cctcttgaac aagcgacagg aaccggggat cgggatagcc
    61261 ttcgacattc agctcccggt ccgaaaactc tgcatcaagc agcacccgca gcgcccgtac
    61321 atctccgggt cgggtatggc gttcgtctgg ccgggggtgc acggtcacac ccgcagcacc
    61381 tgcagctagg gcgatccggg ccagatccac cacatccggc catgggtgtt cgcgccggtt
    61441 tcgaagcaag gcagcaacgt tcagattcac cgaaaggtct gtcatgtcac tgccctacaa
    61501 ctgaaaagac tgcacatgcg cgggcatcgg gatgccgtcg atgttgcggg gatcggggat
    61561 cgggtctccg accttggtgc tgacgggaat gaccccggcc cagatcggca ggccgtaatc
    61621 ctcttcctca tccttgggcc caccggtgcg aatcttggcg ctgccttcgg aaatctc
//
LOCUS       contig00005            60819 bp    DNA              UNK 01-JAN-1980
DEFINITION  Genus species strain strain.
ACCESSION   contig00005
VERSION     contig00005
KEYWORDS    .
SOURCE      .
  ORGANISM  .
            .
FEATURES             Location/Qualifiers
     CDS             417..1184
                     /locus_tag="AD11_01447"
                     /EC_number="1.1.1.390"
                     /inference="ab initio prediction:Prodigal:002006"
                     /inference="similar to AA sequence:UniProtKB:P0DOV5"
                     /codon_start=1
                     /transl_table=11
                     /product="Sulfoquinovose 1-dehydrogenase"
                     /translation="MDQPATFHDLNGASVYITGGGSGVGAALTDGFLAQGANVAFIGRS
                     DASGFVDEMHDKHGRAPLFMQGDMTDTELLHTTMKKAAEAHGPLNVLINNAANDKRHSL
                     EETTTEFWDWMIEVNLKAYYFACQEAARQMQGKGGAIVNFSSISYMMGNAGYPIYTTSN
                     AGITGMTRSLARELGPQNIRVNALAPGWVLTQKQLDMWATPEDLAAHLDRQCLKEHLTP
                     EDMIAPTLFLASNASRAMTGQCMAVDGGVVVTG"
     gene            417..1184
                     /locus_tag="AD11_01447"
     CDS             1246..2082
                     /gene="dgoK1"
                     /locus_tag="AD11_01448"
                     /EC_number="2.7.1.58"
                     /inference="ab initio prediction:Prodigal:002006"
                     /inference="similar to AA sequence:UniProtKB:Q92RN7"
                     /codon_start=1
                     /transl_table=11
                     /product="putative 2-dehydro-3-deoxygalactonokinase DgoK1"
                     /db_xref="COG:COG3734"
                     /translation="MQGETVLDQAYSDKGMARVDKSGFQPALFELIEGWLGSGPTDVVA
                     CGMVGARQGWVEAPYSAVPCEPTPVAPFRVPGTDSRIRAFVVPGLKQDAPPDVMRGEET
                     QIAGFLASHQNWDGVICLPGTHTKWVQVSAGEVVSFRTFMTGEMFDLLAGQSVLKHSVG
                     QGWDDAAFAEAAADTLSRPEQLAARLFGLRAADLLQGQDRGITRAQLSGFLIGAELAAT
                     RPYWLGQQLAIIGAKGLSDIYAKALQQQGAFVETANSTQCTLAGLLQARNLTRQTA"
     gene            1246..2082
                     /locus_tag="AD11_01448"
                     /gene="dgoK1"
     CDS             2079..2684
                     /gene="dgoA"
                     /locus_tag="AD11_01449"
                     /EC_number="4.1.2.21"
                     /inference="ab initio prediction:Prodigal:002006"
                     /inference="similar to AA sequence:UniProtKB:Q6BF16"
                     /codon_start=1
                     /transl_table=11
                     /product="2-dehydro-3-deoxy-6-phosphogalactonate aldolase"
                     /db_xref="COG:COG0800"
                     /translation="MSRPIIAILRGLRPSDAVATGQALIDAGIDNIEVPLNSPDPLESI
                     GILAEQFGDRALIGAGTVLTTDQVDAVAKVGGRLIVSPNCDAQVISHTHQLGLESWPGI
                     FTPTEAFAALKAGASGLKLFPGTLAGPAGLSALRAVLPKGTLVYAVGGAGPENFDQWIK
                     AGANGFGIGSALFKPDMTAAEVAGRAARIVAAYEEAAG"
     gene            2079..2684
                     /locus_tag="AD11_01449"
                     /gene="dgoA"
     CDS             2681..3541
                     /locus_tag="AD11_01450"
                     /EC_number="3.1.1.99"
                     /inference="ab initio prediction:Prodigal:002006"
                     /inference="similar to AA sequence:UniProtKB:P0DOV6"
                     /codon_start=1
                     /transl_table=11
                     /product="6-deoxy-6-sulfogluconolactonase"
                     /translation="MSVIYDDRPCELGEGPLWHPERRQLFWFDIVGKKLMTRENGEPHS
                     WQFDEHVSAAGWVDSETLLIASETGLWRFGLMTKQKELITPLEADNPITRSNDGRADPW
                     GGFWIGTMGKDAEPGAGAIYRYWQGELQQLVPDVTISNAICFAPDRTCAYYADTVRKQV
                     MRWPLNPETGWPEGESTVFLDHRVDGLNPDGAVVDADGNIWIAQWGANRVAAYTPAGRF
                     LTAIAFEAAHTSCPAFGGDDLTTLFCTTARDGLDAETLAKHPTNGMTFAAPGAGKGQAE
                     HRVLL"
     gene            2681..3541
                     /locus_tag="AD11_01450"
     CDS             3538..5448
                     /locus_tag="AD11_01451"
                     /EC_number="3.2.1.23"
                     /inference="ab initio prediction:Prodigal:002006"
                     /inference="similar to AA sequence:UniProtKB:O69315"
                     /codon_start=1
                     /transl_table=11
                     /product="Beta-galactosidase"
                     /translation="MKPELGVCYYPEHWPEEMWAEDAARMVETGLSWVRIGEFAWSRME
                     PAPGDLRLDWLDQAIEVLGAAGLKVVLGTPTATPPRWMLEKHPDMLAVDAQGQPRKFGS
                     RRHFCFSHRGYIAECERIARIMGERYGHNSHIAAWQIDNEYGCHETTVSYSQPALQAFR
                     RWLAEQYESIESLNTAWGNIFWSMEYDSFDQIDLPNLTVTEPNPAHVLAFRRFSSDQVA
                     VFNKAQVDVLRPLTDAPLLHNYMGRILDFDHFKLGAHLDIATWDSYPIGFLSDRLEADE
                     AHKTAFLQQGDPDMQAFHHDLYRAVGRGRWWVMEQQPGPVNWAPYNPAPLPGMVRLWSL
                     EAVAHGAEVVSYFRWRQAPFAQEQMHAGLLTPNNAPAPALAEARQTADDLAQLGTVTQT
                     QADVAILFDYASDWAWTTQPHGAGFSYFRLVFSAYRALRRAGLSVDILSSSETPEARYK
                     LIFAPGLATLNGRGDQHPGELTLYGPRSGAITHDFQIPETGRPGLTELNCEVELVETLP
                     PNTRREVVGGGAARHWIDRLSGNAPDLLTYADGTSALKGENGIWYLSGFPDEVLWDRVI
                     SMAAQEVGLSLNPLPAGLRQRETDQHIFLINYTSVPVSWNGFEIGACDVLILKKDAPEE
                     A"
     gene            3538..5448
                     /locus_tag="AD11_01451"
     CDS             complement(5485..6792)
                     /locus_tag="AD11_01452"
                     /inference="ab initio prediction:Prodigal:002006"
                     /codon_start=1
                     /transl_table=11
                     /product="hypothetical protein"
                     /translation="MNNSFLRISIWVYLVIFFLYLLGPLVIMSVTAFNSSVFPRMTPWE
                     CLTFQWFGELFQDQRILNGIKNSLIIGAGTVVLSVAMGLAGALMLTQIWPKLRATYYTV
                     IIAPILIPGVVLGISTLVFWDRINRMLGLGADSVLSNGIFLTVIGQSTFIASYCMLVLV
                     ARLQRYDIALTEAALDLGASHAQAFRKILLPFMRPAIASAAVLAFLASFENYNTTTFTF
                     GEYPTLTIELAQKVRYGITPSISALAFIIVALTVFFALLNEAKLKRQELVAAARKNATV
                     EELAGKIKLPSFFSGNTAAVLVVVFAVATITLIGTATAYNPAQCIADVREQKQLEAQQR
                     IEELRKQREEQRRQLEEERKQRFEGVFEPGDLQPGTTEEEAEPDTGTNNSGFGNVFAPN
                     TLGGDGEEGEPDPETPPASNGGFGGAFDPNSLQNDQ"
     gene            complement(5485..6792)
                     /locus_tag="AD11_01452"
     CDS             complement(6789..7709)
                     /gene="potB_2"
                     /locus_tag="AD11_01453"
                     /inference="ab initio prediction:Prodigal:002006"
                     /inference="similar to AA sequence:UniProtKB:P0AFK4"
                     /codon_start=1
                     /transl_table=11
                     /product="Spermidine/putrescine transport system permease
                     protein PotB"
                     /db_xref="COG:COG1176"
                     /translation="MPRFLKEFFNRNGTGMGLAILGLVLFWTVGLIILPQLSMLDFSFR
                     PNLPPPEIGGPKDVYTLENYKYLIYGPEGGSQDYNAVDLRVFFRTLLAAVCVTIFNLIL
                     CYPIAYYLGQSKGSHIRIFAIMLIIPYWINEILRAFALRIIFGETGVLNTLFMGLGIWD
                     TPFDFIRNDIALYAGLGYAYILLMIFPMYNVIESLDKNQIEAARDLGAPWWRIHWRVVI
                     PYAKPGISSGCTMVFMLSAGALAAPQILGGPSSLWFTQLIYQQFNDNNDWPQGAAYAIV
                     LLVTCILFVLAMMRLFKVNMGDIGK"
     gene            complement(6789..7709)
                     /locus_tag="AD11_01453"
                     /gene="potB_2"
     CDS             complement(7722..8834)
                     /gene="btuD_5"
                     /locus_tag="AD11_01454"
                     /EC_number="7.6.2.8"
                     /inference="ab initio prediction:Prodigal:002006"
                     /inference="protein motif:HAMAP:MF_01005"
                     /codon_start=1
                     /transl_table=11
                     /product="Vitamin B12 import ATP-binding protein BtuD"
                     /translation="MSAGVGVDLENLWIRFGDFVAVRDANVNINGGDFFSFLGPSGCGK
                     TTILRAVSGFLDPSEGRVLIGGNDMQGIGPNKRPTALIFQNLALFPLMKVWENITFSME
                     IKGASATERRKRADELLDMIALPGQGDKLPSELSGGQRQRVAIARALCAEPDVLLLDEP
                     LSALDLKLRQHMRTELREIQQRVGITFIYITHDQGEALTMSDNIAVMRAGVIDQIADGK
                     TIYNDPNTAFAASFVGENNVFRGKIKQVMGSEALIRTNRSGDLVARISTANQGKMKEGD
                     DAMLFIRPEALAIAPDGAIGDHFVTARVNHEEFEGNVFNIFTEGEGGKEIKVSIPNHGQ
                     SFKDHTGQNITLEYETHNAVLVPAGELAAE"
     gene            complement(7722..8834)
                     /locus_tag="AD11_01454"
                     /gene="btuD_5"
     CDS             complement(8952..10076)
                     /locus_tag="AD11_01455"
                     /inference="ab initio prediction:Prodigal:002006"
                     /codon_start=1
                     /transl_table=11
                     /product="hypothetical protein"
                     /translation="MAERKTLSRRSVLKGAGAAALAAPLYSKSALASSGEINILMWSDY
                     LPPSFIQEFETLTGIKVNYTGIGSNEEIINKMKATKGQGFDIVSPTNNRSLQWEPLELL
                     QPFDMSKVPIDLVNPAMASIGTDAWNFGDSGVHWLPHIWGTEGIAYRTDLWLPEGDAPS
                     YGDVWSEENAGKTMGRAHSMMLGAGLYMERAGEMEPGSVWAAYGDEETMRKVWGQITDW
                     CIERKNRIKLIWNDADTQKNGLLNEGVVVGQTWDGPPLALKSAGEPVHYQAPIEGAMAW
                     VDGMSMPTGAANIDQVYAFIDFAYQAKPAGVAIDSHGYNSPVLGADQYSGDTYKKNFAE
                     AYPGDSLANLNPWPAEAPWYAETRTEFVNKFKSA"
     gene            complement(8952..10076)
                     /locus_tag="AD11_01455"
     CDS             complement(10225..12189)
                     /locus_tag="AD11_01456"
                     /EC_number="3.2.1.23"
                     /inference="ab initio prediction:Prodigal:002006"
                     /inference="similar to AA sequence:UniProtKB:O69315"
                     /codon_start=1
                     /transl_table=11
                     /product="Beta-galactosidase"
                     /translation="MSKLELGVCYYPEQWDRSLWHEDARLMVEMGLDWVRIAEFTWGLI
                     EPERGQFQWDWLDEVIEVLGGAGLRVMMSTPTAAPPKWLIDEYPEILPVGPDGRVRGFG
                     SRRHYCFSSNVYLAESCRIATEYARRYGENPHVCAWQIDNEYNDHDTVLSYSDAARDGF
                     RRWLAERYGTIENLNRIWGTVFWASVYSSFDQIELPNGLVASPNPTHALDFARYSSDRV
                     RLFNRAQVDILRQYSPGRDITHNFMAGSFEFDHHAVAADLDIVGFDSYPLGNLLGSTLS
                     DEDKRRNLRTGAPDYQGFHCDLYRSQGKGRMWVLEQQPGPVDWAEKNPSPAEGMVRLWT
                     WAAYAHGAQAVMFFRWRQARLAQEQFHTALLRSDGSLDQAALELAQVVQERDALPSTTR
                     QRAPVAILLDYASIWAADILPHDDAFPNAQIVREWYAGLRAQGVDLDFVGPEDDLTGYA
                     LIVLPQSMIVSPDLAKRLRDSLAKLLIGARAGSKTDDMHTPQNLAPGELADLAGVRILR
                     VESLPDLARESVRLKDGTQHEFTGWREIIETANKVTARFSSVYRDGSPAIVQSDRSMYL
                     AMIPHGPLLQAVLAEALRWADIPVTENYRDVRITRRGELWFAFNFSATAQVLPGSEDRQ
                     YLVGTSEIPPYGVSVWTEP"
     gene            complement(10225..12189)
                     /locus_tag="AD11_01456"
     CDS             complement(12186..13829)
                     /locus_tag="AD11_01457"
                     /inference="ab initio prediction:Prodigal:002006"
                     /codon_start=1
                     /transl_table=11
                     /product="hypothetical protein"
                     /translation="MSRLSSVRPSNLVLLAAAPFIIYLFATSSKYLRSLVAILGIGNDA
                     GPIFVGFLVILAVTVLGYLCARNARFPEAPGWLRFTALAALPAAMALAILGFAAPQVLM
                     PFAESVFFHALSENTSTLIDRSSQTWVLFPKVVDKVQAGLQIMLVIYAIVIAAILLNSY
                     LPDGLRGYVQLGFEILTGAVLFYLMFMAHWQFATGVAITFRAAIFAYIFAAILGLIWVG
                     LQSFKPKARTTVTYGCISLALLAISAFFFMQPQVKYELIGTLDARIAIVRGTPQAQADM
                     IRFGEFQEGENQQYRIRSAPDATAALEQIETVDSVSGAFVPVGTNTKGYPVIWQTSFLP
                     DKYRNPALAFAVFGFLLLTLTVGGAQHKMHPLAVGAEFFVDTIRGIPMLVIILYIGLPL
                     AGAVKDATGGGIDMTNMTRGIIAISVGYSAYMAEIFRSGIEAIPRGQIEAGGSLGLSRW
                     QTARLIILPQALRIVTPPLGNEFIAMIKDTSLLSILSVRDMTQRMREFQAASFLPFAPF
                     NTAAILYVVITLGCASFLKWIERRTAREDR"
     gene            complement(12186..13829)
                     /locus_tag="AD11_01457"
     CDS             complement(13895..14644)
                     /gene="artJ"
                     /locus_tag="AD11_01458"
                     /inference="ab initio prediction:Prodigal:002006"
                     /inference="similar to AA sequence:UniProtKB:P30860"
                     /codon_start=1
                     /transl_table=11
                     /product="ABC transporter arginine-binding protein 1"
                     /db_xref="COG:COG0834"
                     /translation="MFKKLLAAAALTAMAAPAVFAADLEGRVLKIGTDATYPPMETVDE
                     STGEIVGFDVDVMNAICEKVNCVPNFVNTAWDGIFAALQQGEFDLVISGVSITPEREES
                     MDFSEPYIVVSQAILLQVDNGDMTLDDFKAGGQKLAAQTGTTNAQLAEELVGRENVSLY
                     DNFSAAILALQNADVQGVIIDGTSAAAYEQEFAGELTVGITGLKSDPLGIVFQEGDATV
                     EAINEGLAAIKTDGTLDALIGKYWGTE"
     gene            complement(13895..14644)
                     /locus_tag="AD11_01458"
                     /gene="artJ"
     CDS             complement(14667..15713)
                     /gene="cytR_1"
                     /locus_tag="AD11_01459"
                     /inference="ab initio prediction:Prodigal:002006"
                     /inference="similar to AA sequence:UniProtKB:P0ACN7"
                     /codon_start=1
                     /transl_table=11
                     /product="HTH-type transcriptional repressor CytR"
                     /db_xref="COG:COG1609"
                     /translation="MARATIKSIAKETGYSVGTVSNALRGAASVREKTRQEIELAATRL
                     GYRVNMDGLKLRTNKSYRVAVLVSVSPDAAEEWEGVEFTRVLAGISSALQGSRYEMSVF
                     NVADIPDAMTVLARIVQDGLADGVIFSGTLRGDPRIAYLQQNAFPFVTMGMSDSKTPHA
                     YVDFDSQVAAFDATTRLVQLGHRRIALVNPPAELIYASQRQAGYEQALTNGGIAPDKAL
                     VFNGPTTARTGQRSFDALMRLSNRPTACICANEAMTLGVLSAAHAAGIRVGRDLVVIST
                     DDLQLSRYFVPPPSTYYVPIEETSRLLGEYMLRALDGADPSETQKKIRATLIKRQPDTP
                     APKTASVK"
     gene            complement(14667..15713)
                     /locus_tag="AD11_01459"
                     /gene="cytR_1"
     CDS             complement(15713..16465)
                     /locus_tag="AD11_01460"
                     /inference="ab initio prediction:Prodigal:002006"
                     /codon_start=1
                     /transl_table=11
                     /product="hypothetical protein"
                     /translation="MRIAAQLYTVRQVGDLASQLNLVGACGFTDIETIGFHDLAPRDMV
                     RQVVRSGLTVRSAHFDWEEFETRFDEILDLLSLLKCQVAVMPWLSPEARPDTSEGWMDV
                     SGRLAAWATRLVAHGACLAYHNHDFDLTGRPGETPLDLILSHENLYWQPDIGWLAVSQQ
                     DPAILLQRYSDRIVSVHAKDAEPSAGQGDERWRNPGQGVVDWPRVLRILASSPCSDLFV
                     EHDETLNHAETLRTGRTFLMRQLAAEVG"
     gene            complement(15713..16465)
                     /locus_tag="AD11_01460"
     CDS             16721..18751
                     /gene="glk"
                     /locus_tag="AD11_01461"
                     /EC_number="2.7.1.2"
                     /inference="ab initio prediction:Prodigal:002006"
                     /inference="protein motif:HAMAP:MF_00524"
                     /codon_start=1
                     /transl_table=11
                     /product="Glucokinase"
                     /translation="MPEVKLIGGTPTGPAQQVLIMQNTRADFPKDFLFGFATSGGHKKS
                     EPQALDPVLKAGFDCYRFSIIWAHVLPDGQGSVKQAGLDDYDRLIDTLLEHGIRPCATL
                     CGKELPLALADLGGWRNRDSTGWLADYTETIMSRIGDRMFSVAPIDAPAFLGDLYLDAT
                     GSCDARTAARRMHHMLLAHGRSIEAMRGLGMTNLGVEIPLASTKNRCQTFDLLSGIFNN
                     AYPKSTLTDLEQYLPEGWQSDFDTISTPVDWCGLNCDAYGQIDPLALTRIQKKYTKDLP
                     IYLIETGSSERQQGSSGIFQHLQIVQNALEQSLPVKGCFFRTTATDVHTLRPTLEGGAV
                     SLPLAQPTGVMHEHWNLVADIGGTNTRLGVISDGKLTDLRKYPTGALPELLEAFHSLRD
                     EIGTDPRAVVAAGAGPVKDGTIRLTNANLDLSESDIGRATGAQHTFVINDFTAAAWSVA
                     EVTGDDVEVLQGATTPPPGTRLVVGSGTGLGVGALLFSEGRYHTASGEGGHIGLSPRHV
                     DEVEIFRAARQIAPDCFFDDTLVLEAEMFLSGTGLPILYQAAGMAAGQADTPVRSARDI
                     LDDARAQTDPIAVRTADMFTAHLGAVMGDLAVVLMPTGGIFLVGGVAKKNRWLFQQAFR
                     DAFNAGGRFSDLRRTFNLYVSEQDEFGIVGANNFCKSALAR"
     gene            16721..18751
                     /locus_tag="AD11_01461"
                     /gene="glk"
     CDS             18790..19716
                     /gene="scrK"
                     /locus_tag="AD11_01462"
                     /EC_number="2.7.1.4"
                     /inference="ab initio prediction:Prodigal:002006"
                     /inference="similar to AA sequence:UniProtKB:P26420"
                     /codon_start=1
                     /transl_table=11
                     /product="Fructokinase"
                     /db_xref="COG:COG0524"
                     /translation="MILCCGEALIDMIPTLTASGDEGFVPHSGGAVFNTAVALGRLGAP
                     AGLLTGLSSDMFGQQLASALQASHVDDNHVIRSDRPTTLAFVQLKDGHATYSFMDENSA
                     GRMLLPEDMPNQLPAVSALYFGGISLACEPCADAYAALLDKHGADRAVMIDPNIRPDFI
                     KDQTRYRTRLNRMIAQADIVKVSDEDLDWIVPGPESIAEKVPLLLQAGPAVVIVTRGSD
                     GASGYLADGSEISVPVPPVEVVDTVGAGDTFNAGVLAELERAGHLNKLALHALTPDQLR
                     AALLKGAKVAAVTVSRPGANPPWVHEL"
     gene            18790..19716
                     /locus_tag="AD11_01462"
                     /gene="scrK"
     CDS             19733..20404
                     /locus_tag="AD11_01463"
                     /inference="ab initio prediction:Prodigal:002006"
                     /codon_start=1
                     /transl_table=11
                     /product="hypothetical protein"
                     /translation="MKRSDINAIKTEAEAFIRSFGAVLPPFANWPPEQMRSDKAAGIRE
                     RGLGWDITDYGQGRFDELGLFLFTLRNGVVGDLNNGRGMLYAEKLLVSRDKQLSPMHRH
                     IIKAEDIINRGGGDLVMEIYASDAEGGIDRDNPVIVPSDGCPVTIKPGELLRLKPGESV
                     TLMPGIWHAFWAEKGDCLIGEVSTVNDDRTDNVFEDPIPRFATIEEDAAPDFLLVADYY
                     S"
     gene            19733..20404
                     /locus_tag="AD11_01463"
     CDS             20519..20776
                     /locus_tag="AD11_01464"
                     /inference="ab initio prediction:Prodigal:002006"
                     /codon_start=1
                     /transl_table=11
                     /product="hypothetical protein"
                     /translation="MVTKAELEAQVADLRRQLDEQKAASQQAPEPEPHDTVADRIAENF
                     DNWSGQLEEALTELEDLPQKRPILFALGIFTLGYLLGRSR"
     gene            20519..20776
                     /locus_tag="AD11_01464"
     CDS             20787..21260
                     /locus_tag="AD11_01465"
                     /inference="ab initio prediction:Prodigal:002006"
                     /codon_start=1
                     /transl_table=11
                     /product="hypothetical protein"
                     /translation="MSRISRNISIILRAERLIAQRHVAVAARRTGFYAAAGLAVGLAVI
                     MLNVAGFFWLSAILSKPLAALIMAGANLLLALILALVANTQNAQADTTAAVELRDMALQ
                     DIETEIKDTLSEARGTVAGLRRDPLGALTPDVISTILGMLVRYARRRKNKPDQ"
     gene            20787..21260
                     /locus_tag="AD11_01465"
     CDS             complement(21266..22435)
                     /gene="ackA"
                     /locus_tag="AD11_01466"
                     /EC_number="2.7.2.1"
                     /inference="ab initio prediction:Prodigal:002006"
                     /inference="similar to AA sequence:UniProtKB:P37877"
                     /codon_start=1
                     /transl_table=11
                     /product="Acetate kinase"
                     /db_xref="COG:COG0282"
                     /translation="MADHVLALNAGSSSLKFGLYELGEGNRPRMRWHGQIERLGDAPRL
                     LAESSGGRSVDQPLTDAKGHDGAIQAFLDMAQEYLPDIHIRAIGHRVVHGGTVYSEPVR
                     IDEKVVETLAEFVPFAPLHQPYSLAGIQAASAAFPDTVQVACFDTAFHRTHPWVNDTFA
                     LPQSYYDKGVRRYGFHGLSYDYITQKLKEIAPSLYDGRVVIAHLGNGASMCAVSGGRAL
                     ASTMGFSALDGLPMGTRSGQLDPGVVLYMMQQEGMSADEIAEMLYRKSGLLGLSGMSSD
                     MRTLLAAETPEARRAIDYYVFRIRRELGALSAALEGLDALVFTGGIGENAAQIRQRVCE
                     GMRWIGIEMDPNRNADGGTVLSTDFSRVRILTIPTNEEMVIARAAARMM"
     gene            complement(21266..22435)
                     /locus_tag="AD11_01466"
                     /gene="ackA"
     CDS             complement(22428..23822)
                     /locus_tag="AD11_01467"
                     /inference="ab initio prediction:Prodigal:002006"
                     /codon_start=1
                     /transl_table=11
                     /product="hypothetical protein"
                     /translation="MKIEENRTYAQVEVGDEAQVTRLCTIDDLYAFASASGDHNPLHLA
                     GYDGDGDGRPEAVAPALWPAGLIAAVLGNILPGAGTQTRWANLSFHLPVIAGDEVTAFV
                     TVTEKREDGDLLCATEVRRVGDNALVLSGEVQVTPPAKHMTFDSVEVPGLIVQRHRHFD
                     ALIAQAAPMDPMPTAVVAPEEPNSLGGALLGKAKGIITPILLGDPDKIAAAAAELGASL
                     SGIEIIEANSHEIAAHRAVDLVVEGKAQTLMKGHLHTDVLLRAVLRRDRGLRTGRRLSH
                     VFVMDVPGMSRPIMVTDAAVNIAPDLETKADIVQNAIHLAHSIGIETPKVGVLSAVETI
                     NPHMPSSVDAALLSKMAERGQITGGLVDGPLAMDNAIDLNAARTKGITSEVAGAADILV
                     APNIEAGNMVAKQLTYISHAEAAGIVVGAAVPIILTSRADDDASRLASCAVAALHARAN
                     KGKIHG"
     gene            complement(22428..23822)
                     /locus_tag="AD11_01467"
     CDS             complement(23819..26242)
                     /locus_tag="AD11_01468"
                     /inference="ab initio prediction:Prodigal:002006"
                     /codon_start=1
                     /transl_table=11
                     /product="hypothetical protein"
                     /translation="MISNVQKTSLKLGSEMAQDAAAVQDRTFDIVTRALDQSGVQWHLL
                     AKSVRLQSTKIAETHSERTRDLIQGFADVSQRLEGSQSMVKDWAAYLKDASQRVVLTMD
                     ALRERGDVFLEHEAAGCPPVLVYDYEIIVDGKSLKRACNYQLLRILPPKGVTVVDTKRP
                     YIIIDPRAGHGGGIGGFKQDSQVGVALSKGHPVYFVSFGRDPVPGQTLADIMHAEAGFV
                     RTVRARHPDSPQPVVTGNCQGGWATLLMAACNPDLTGPLILNGAPVAPWSGEVGENPMR
                     YNAGVLGGTWQPMLWSDLGAGTFDGANLVMNFEQLNPSRNYFGKYFDLYRDPEAGWKRF
                     IDFERWWGGYFILNEAEIHWIVEQLFVGNRLVKNTAQLEPGVPVDIKEIKGPIFVFASQ
                     GDNITPPQQALNWIAATYADEEEIRLRGQRIIYMLHDEVGHLGIFVSSKVARKEHTELA
                     STLETVEAMAPGLYEMVIENIEGEGQDKRFEVRFHDRTLEDVAALDDGQEDEASFAAVA
                     HMSEVQANVYETFGRPVVRSLSTPMGAKALRDLHPLRVQRAAMSSANPVMKGVEHLADT
                     VREQREPAAPDNPFLELEKLTADWIEQAMDLNRDLRDAWYEAAFFTLWGGPLATWFGKK
                     YAAHRTLPDPESLRSLPQVEAALAHMKQGGLPEAVIRLLILLGASNQSFRAEILHRWAH
                     VFRNEAPFKNLTVEQRQRMLHEQSVIVTIDEQGAMGSLPDLLPRASERKQAVDLIKRVL
                     GDIPDPSPELVGMAQALYETLDLAEVEKKSDATTKPAPKSRARKAAAVNKAKQQ"
     gene            complement(23819..26242)
                     /locus_tag="AD11_01468"
     CDS             26574..27194
                     /gene="napF_2"
                     /locus_tag="AD11_01469"
                     /inference="ab initio prediction:Prodigal:002006"
                     /inference="protein motif:HAMAP:MF_02201"
                     /codon_start=1
                     /transl_table=11
                     /product="Ferredoxin-type protein NapF"
                     /translation="MKNKALVYDLDQNSSPLETLLRYRRKRIKREQSSRMSQMTSRRAF
                     LSASMFREDSNTVRPPGSVVPGFVDQCSKCGDCAEACPENVIAIGQDGFPVFQPGDDPC
                     TFCGDCAKACPTDALQIERLADWSWRAAILDASCLSMNGVSCRICQDNCEQNAIRFRLQ
                     LGGRAEPALDAETCNGCGACVALCPVDAVAFERRPITQMETVQ"
     gene            26574..27194
                     /locus_tag="AD11_01469"
                     /gene="napF_2"
     CDS             27191..27484
                     /gene="napD"
                     /locus_tag="AD11_01470"
                     /inference="ab initio prediction:Prodigal:002006"
                     /inference="protein motif:HAMAP:MF_02200"
                     /codon_start=1
                     /transl_table=11
                     /product="Chaperone NapD"
                     /translation="MNICGCLAHVAQEQTDAAAQTMRDTPGVEVHAQAEDGRFVIVVED
                     TPDRLASEIIMDLHQIPGVISLTLTYHHFEDLAESAPHPEAPSQTTSRRLTL"
     gene            27191..27484
                     /locus_tag="AD11_01470"
                     /gene="napD"
     CDS             27481..29973
                     /gene="napA_2"
                     /locus_tag="AD11_01471"
                     /EC_number="1.9.6.1"
                     /inference="ab initio prediction:Prodigal:002006"
                     /inference="similar to AA sequence:UniProtKB:P33937"
                     /codon_start=1
                     /transl_table=11
                     /product="Periplasmic nitrate reductase"
                     /db_xref="COG:COG0243"
                     /translation="MTTSESRRTFLKASAAAATASAAGIPLATGQANAQTGAPDIRWDK
                     AACRFCGTGCSVLVGTKDGRVVATQGDPDAPVNRGLNCIKGYFLSKIMYGKDRLTTPLL
                     RKSNGVYDKNGEFEPVSWDEAFDVMAAKWKEALAKKGPTSVGMFGSGQWTVWEGYAAAK
                     MMKAGFRSNNIDPNARHCMASAVVGFIRTFGIDEPMGCYDDLEHADTFVLWGSNMAEMH
                     PILWSRLTDTRLTKPGCEVHVLSTFEHRSFELADNGMVFNPQTDLAILNYIANYIIQTG
                     AVNEEFVKNHVNITKTATDIGYGLRDNHPLQQEAANPNVGKMEPISFEEYAEAVAPYTL
                     EYTAELSGVPADRLEKLAKQYADPNRKVMSLWTMGFNQHTRGSWVNSLMYNVHLLVGKI
                     SEPGNSPFSLTGQPSACGTAREVGTFAHRLPADMVVMNDKHREICETAWNVPAGTIPAK
                     PGFHAVLQHRKLKDGDLNAYWVQCTNNMQAAPNINEEGYPGYRNPENFIAVSDPYPTVT
                     AVSADLILPTAMWVEKEGAYGNAERRTQFWRQQVKAPGEAKSDLWQVMEFSKRFTVEEV
                     WGEELLATMPEHRGKTMYEVLFANGAIDKYPLSETAEGFDNDESEHFGYYVQKGLFEEY
                     AEFGRGHAHDLAPFETYHEARGLRWPVVDGKETLYRFREGYDPYVPEGAGVKFYGKKDG
                     KANIIFAPYEPAAEEPDEEFDLWLCTGRVLEHWHSGSMTRRVPELHRAYPNAVVYMHPQ
                     DAKDRGLRRGQEIVLSTRRGEVTSRVETRGRNKAPRGLVFMPWFDEHQLTNKLTLDATC
                     PLSKETDFKKCACKVERA"
     gene            27481..29973
                     /locus_tag="AD11_01471"
                     /gene="napA_2"
     CDS             30001..30819
                     /gene="napG"
                     /locus_tag="AD11_01472"
                     /inference="ab initio prediction:Prodigal:002006"
                     /inference="similar to AA sequence:UniProtKB:P0AAL3"
                     /codon_start=1
                     /transl_table=11
                     /product="Ferredoxin-type protein NapG"
                     /db_xref="COG:COG1145"
                     /translation="MSLTGTPLSPQRRRFLQDSARAAGGCVVAGSLLAWLARDARALPA
                     EALRPPGALPEQEFLSACIRCGLCVRDCPYDTLKLAELGADAVATGTPYFTARDVPCEM
                     CDDIPCVAACPTGALDPGLDNIDDAEMGVAVLVDQENCLNFLGLRCDVCYRVCPVIDEA
                     ITLETAHNDRSGHHAMFIPTVHADRCTGCGMCEKSCVLPEAAIKVLPTRLARGSSADHY
                     RKGWEEKETHGGPLVDGLIDLPDRLPGPGTDNLATPGGFAPTYDLPGVGQ"
     gene            30001..30819
                     /locus_tag="AD11_01472"
                     /gene="napG"
     CDS             30816..31733
                     /gene="napH"
                     /locus_tag="AD11_01473"
                     /inference="ab initio prediction:Prodigal:002006"
                     /inference="similar to AA sequence:UniProtKB:P33934"
                     /codon_start=1
                     /transl_table=11
                     /product="Ferredoxin-type protein NapH"
                     /db_xref="COG:COG0348"
                     /translation="MSARTHLPVGQEAKATKGWIGAHRYLLLRRASQLFFLALFLLGPW
                     FGIWVVQGTLAGSLTLGVLPLTDPLVLLQSIVAGHWPELTALLGGVIVLVAYALIGGRV
                     YCSWVCPINPVTDAANWLHRRLDLPKGWQPKRNTRLWILATVLIVSGLTGVIAWELVNP
                     ITMLHRGLIFGAGFVWALIAAIFVFDLVVARHGWCGHICPVGAFYGLIGSKSLLRVSAA
                     NRTACDDCMDCYAVCPENQIISPALKGKPSTTPLILSPDCTNCGRCIDVCAVDVFKFTH
                     RFDDHVVAPSDPVPAPEPREARPI"
     gene            30816..31733
                     /locus_tag="AD11_01473"
                     /gene="napH"
     CDS             31746..32183
                     /gene="napB"
                     /locus_tag="AD11_01474"
                     /inference="ab initio prediction:Prodigal:002006"
                     /inference="similar to AA sequence:UniProtKB:P0ABL3"
                     /codon_start=1
                     /transl_table=11
                     /product="Periplasmic nitrate reductase, electron transfer
                     subunit"
                     /db_xref="COG:COG3043"
                     /translation="MKKSIVTGGITLIPVLLLSGFALAQSAQVETLRGAEVDEPIPLHQ
                     IHKDVEGRMQRNYRQQPPLIPHSVEQYQIDVRTNQCLSCHDWTKAGDRNAPTLSMTHYL
                     DRDGNELDQVAGTRYFCNQCHVPQADAPALVDNVFEPSSGN"
     gene            31746..32183
                     /locus_tag="AD11_01474"
                     /gene="napB"
     CDS             32213..32914
                     /gene="napC"
                     /locus_tag="AD11_01475"
                     /inference="ab initio prediction:Prodigal:002006"
                     /inference="similar to AA sequence:UniProtKB:P0ABL5"
                     /codon_start=1
                     /transl_table=11
                     /product="Cytochrome c-type protein NapC"
                     /db_xref="COG:COG3005"
                     /translation="MADSPEKRGWIGRIWNAIWTPAVMFSSGFLILAGFLAGILFWGGF
                     HWTLELTNTEEFCTSCHTMETNLGEYRETIHYNNHSGVRAICSDCHVPHEWNHKIKAKI
                     MAVKDVYHELAGTISTPEKYEEHRLSMASAVWKKMKASDSRECRNCHNFDYMDFTIQET
                     RAASEHQRAIDNNMTCIDCHQGIAHTLPPNYLETYQQITEELAGAPSGKLQHQVADGSA
                     EIRSFLTNQAE"
     gene            32213..32914
                     /locus_tag="AD11_01475"
                     /gene="napC"
     CDS             32927..33184
                     /locus_tag="AD11_01476"
                     /inference="ab initio prediction:Prodigal:002006"
                     /codon_start=1
                     /transl_table=11
                     /product="hypothetical protein"
                     /translation="MLELLGTIGANIISLPGILGLALGMMTRRVWLGGLMGGAVGVMET
                     LVFAHWNFANVETIELLIAVVVGLCAGSLGSAIRIKGTTA"
     gene            32927..33184
                     /locus_tag="AD11_01476"
     CDS             complement(33252..34286)
                     /gene="curA"
                     /locus_tag="AD11_01477"
                     /EC_number="1.3.1.-"
                     /inference="ab initio prediction:Prodigal:002006"
                     /inference="similar to AA sequence:UniProtKB:P76113"
                     /codon_start=1
                     /transl_table=11
                     /product="NADPH-dependent curcumin reductase"
                     /db_xref="COG:COG2130"
                     /translation="MAQSPDVNRQIVLNERPSGRPDENTLRMATTEVPSPGPNEMLVRT
                     VYLSLDPYMRGRMNDAKSYAEPVAIGGVMTAQVVGQVVISNLDGFEAGDYVLSGSGWQD
                     YAISDGTEAMNLGKSPKNPSWALGILGMPGYTAYAGLLKIGEPKPGETVVVAAAAGPVG
                     ATVGQIAKLKGCRVVGVAGGAEKCAHVVKNLGFDACVDHKTPDFAEQLQQACPDGIDVY
                     FENVGGKVLYAVLPLLNPFARVPVCGVVAWYNLPGLPDGPDMGPAIMGTLLRMKVKMQG
                     FIIFDSFTRAVYEEFRRDMTGWIADGSIQYKEHMVDGLENAPDALNQLLSGGNFGKMVV
                     NVGA"
     gene            complement(33252..34286)
                     /locus_tag="AD11_01477"
                     /gene="curA"
     CDS             complement(34387..35304)
                     /gene="cdhR_5"
                     /locus_tag="AD11_01478"
                     /inference="ab initio prediction:Prodigal:002006"
                     /inference="similar to AA sequence:UniProtKB:Q9HTH5"
                     /codon_start=1
                     /transl_table=11
                     /product="HTH-type transcriptional regulator CdhR"
                     /db_xref="COG:COG4977"
                     /translation="MTRQYNILLFDGFSNHCLANMVEPLRAANTLARQRLYAWHFCSID
                     RRPVESSSGLAVTPNGALSDQRGDVLVVMPSYGFLKLETRDTIRAVLSAAGKHKQLAGL
                     DTGSWLLARAGLLNDHRATIHWDELARFEETFPSVNAVQERFVIDGNRLTCSGAMAAFD
                     LASALIRRDHGPLLSMEVAHLLMSRGGADHYTLPLKSEDTLVNRALTLMQANLETPLTI
                     KDVARKSGCSQKRLEGRIQAELKTTPQALYRRLRLNLARKLAEETEQSIAEIAGRCGYE
                     NASAMTRAFKAEFGQTPTAFRSGG"
     gene            complement(34387..35304)
                     /locus_tag="AD11_01478"
                     /gene="cdhR_5"
     CDS             35403..36563
                     /gene="acrC_2"
                     /locus_tag="AD11_01479"
                     /EC_number="1.3.1.95"
                     /inference="ab initio prediction:Prodigal:002006"
                     /inference="similar to AA sequence:UniProtKB:G3KIM8"
                     /codon_start=1
                     /transl_table=11
                     /product="Acryloyl-CoA reductase (NADH)"
                     /translation="MQFGLSEEQEMIVSTVRSFVENEIYPHEAEVERTGHVPHELGKKI
                     KQKCIDLGFYACNFPEEVGGAGLSHLDFTLVERELGRGSMALTHFFGRPQNILMACNDE
                     QRERYLLPAVRGEKMDALAMTEPDAGSDVRGMKCQAVRDGGDWVVNGSKHFISGAEHAD
                     FFIVFIATGVDETPKGPKKRITTFLVDRGTPGFEVREGYNSVSHKGYKNYILYFDNCRL
                     PDAQVLGEVDGGFAVMNEWLYATRLTVAAFSVGRARRCFDYALNYAAERKQFGQPIGKF
                     QGIGFQIANMITEIDAADWLTLAAAWRLDQNLPSNREIASAKLYASETLARVTDTTLQI
                     YGGMGLMDDFPIERFWRDARVERIWDGTSEIQRHIISRDLLRPLGA"
     gene            35403..36563
                     /locus_tag="AD11_01479"
                     /gene="acrC_2"
     CDS             36667..38682
                     /gene="FCS1"
                     /locus_tag="AD11_01480"
                     /EC_number="6.2.1.34"
                     /inference="ab initio prediction:Prodigal:002006"
                     /inference="similar to AA sequence:UniProtKB:A0A2P1BT06"
                     /codon_start=1
                     /transl_table=11
                     /product="Trans-feruloyl-CoA synthase FCS1"
                     /translation="MNKDLTRLLRPKTIAVIGGGAWCQQVILQSERMGYAGQIWPVHPK
                     ATEIAGHSVYGHLEDLPEAPDAVFIGINRHATIEAVHILSSMGAGGAVCFASGFSEAVA
                     EDDTGGDLQDQLIAAAGDMPILGPNCYGFINALDGALLWPDQHGATPVDKGVAILTQSS
                     NISINLTMQKRGLPIAYMVTCGNMAQTSQAEIASALIDDPRVTAVGLHIEGFKDIREWE
                     ALAAKAHGKGIPLVALKVGASEQAQAATVSHTASLAGSDAGAQALLERLGIPRLSALPD
                     FLETLKLLHCYGPLPGGNIASISCSGGEASLIADMAVGTGLTFPRLTDDKKARLRDALG
                     PMVALNNPLDYHTYIWRDEEAMAKAWSGMTGDDIDLTFSIVDYPTTDATDWTCASRAAL
                     KVRADTGARFAIAATLPELLPEDVAEELTAGGVVPFMGLREALAATRAAAQVTAPSTHP
                     VWLPGTAEASRTLTEGESKQALADCGLRIPQNRTVRGPEEAQAAALEMEAPFAVKGVGL
                     AHKSEHSAVRLGVQADDVAIVAADIGTNEILVEEMITGTVAELLVGVVRDPAHGFVLTL
                     GAGGVLTEVLRDTASLLVPSTPDDIRTALGKLKIAPLLAGYRGQPAADMDAIITAVEAV
                     QAYVMQNADTLGEVEINPLLCTPDKAVAVDALIRKA"
     gene            36667..38682
                     /locus_tag="AD11_01480"
                     /gene="FCS1"
     CDS             38686..39465
                     /gene="caiD_2"
                     /locus_tag="AD11_01481"
                     /EC_number="4.2.1.149"
                     /inference="ab initio prediction:Prodigal:002006"
                     /inference="similar to AA sequence:UniProtKB:Q8GB17"
                     /codon_start=1
                     /transl_table=11
                     /product="Carnitinyl-CoA dehydratase"
                     /translation="MDPIKTRREGAILEVTLDRPKANAIDLVTSRRMGEVFAEFRDDPD
                     LRVAILTGAGEKFFCPGWDLKAAADGDAVDGDYGVGGFGGLQELRDLNKPVIAAVNGIA
                     CGGGLELAISADMILAAEHATFALPETRSGTVADAASVKLPKRIPYHIAMELLLTGRWF
                     DAEEANHWGLVNEIVAADQLMDRAWELARLLASGPPLVYAAIKEVVRDAEDSKFQDAMN
                     RITKRQLRTVDVLYASDDQLEGARAFAEKRDPVWKGK"
     gene            38686..39465
                     /locus_tag="AD11_01481"
                     /gene="caiD_2"
     CDS             complement(39470..40711)
                     /gene="caiA"
                     /locus_tag="AD11_01482"
                     /EC_number="1.3.8.13"
                     /inference="ab initio prediction:Prodigal:002006"
                     /inference="protein motif:HAMAP:MF_01052"
                     /codon_start=1
                     /transl_table=11
                     /product="Crotonobetainyl-CoA reductase"
                     /translation="MDFAPSPRAVEFRDQLKRFMEAHIYPRIRDHKEEIEAGDFPVSFM
                     EDLKALAQAEGLWNLFLPSLRDDEPGARLTNLEYAPLAELMGQVTWSSEVFNCSAPDTG
                     NMELLHMFATPEQREEWLVPLLNGEIRSSFAMTEPDVASSDATNITTSIRREGDDYVIN
                     GRKWFITNACHPNTRMFIVMGKTDPNADRHKQQSMVIVPKDTPGLEIVRNPTILNMHDP
                     EGHAELVFKDVRVPASNLLGEEGSGFALAQARLGPGRIHHCMRSVGAAEMALSLMVERA
                     QERKTFGKQLSEQGVIREWIAKSRLEIDQARLLTLQAAWKIDQVGAKAARREISLIKVV
                     APNVHATVTDRAMQVFGAMGMTPDTPLADSYTWARALRYADGPDEVHLQAIAKQELKES
                     NFGMSAQWLTPPKR"
     gene            complement(39470..40711)
                     /locus_tag="AD11_01482"
                     /gene="caiA"
     CDS             40922..41530
                     /gene="mcbR_1"
                     /locus_tag="AD11_01483"
                     /inference="ab initio prediction:Prodigal:002006"
                     /inference="similar to AA sequence:UniProtKB:P76114"
                     /codon_start=1
                     /transl_table=11
                     /product="HTH-type transcriptional regulator McbR"
                     /db_xref="COG:COG1802"
                     /translation="MSDQQIKKSDDIADKLSTRIVQGALKPGEKLRQDLIAREFGVSQV
                     TVREALLNLASKGLTVAVPRRGMCVAPMDQNAIQELRVMRRALEPVALLHSVPNLTTNQ
                     IAQIEQVHEDCDSATTADDWEDANQRFHMAVIAACNMPRMIAEIRNLQVLYTWHFNNLH
                     TAKWRQRSDPDHAAILAAIKDRDAAKARSVMQRHLTRLA"
     gene            40922..41530
                     /locus_tag="AD11_01483"
                     /gene="mcbR_1"
     CDS             complement(41537..42295)
                     /gene="tam_1"
                     /locus_tag="AD11_01484"
                     /EC_number="2.1.1.144"
                     /inference="ab initio prediction:Prodigal:002006"
                     /inference="protein motif:HAMAP:MF_00560"
                     /codon_start=1
                     /transl_table=11
                     /product="Trans-aconitate 2-methyltransferase"
                     /translation="MNAQLTERVQRCFSRSFLTYHDSAGQQAKIADRLAQDLRDGGAPQ
                     YFPSALEFGCGTGHLTQRLCEHFAFDTLTVNDLSPEANETAATFAAEFLCGDAETVAWP
                     AQPHLIASASMIQWLPNPALFLRRAATALAPGGWLAISGFGPQQYRELVQVGSAAKAPG
                     LCTPGTLIAAVEGILDVVSAGEVERQMQFSSPRKVLEHLRRTGVNGRAQKTWTKSSLMA
                     FTNDYVRQFGGEFGVSLTYHPTWIIARKPG"
     gene            complement(41537..42295)
                     /locus_tag="AD11_01484"
                     /gene="tam_1"
     CDS             complement(42292..42912)
                     /locus_tag="AD11_01485"
                     /inference="ab initio prediction:Prodigal:002006"
                     /inference="similar to AA sequence:UniProtKB:P44251"
                     /codon_start=1
                     /transl_table=11
                     /product="hypothetical protein"
                     /db_xref="COG:COG2830"
                     /translation="MKQQWLSRSGTQEVLLIFGGWALGSGLFQNLSTDADVLFVDDYAQ
                     LDSPLNELAQYDRVTLIAFSFGVASAVHWLTQAGLQPDRSVAVSGTLSPADTEHGIAPD
                     MIRATADQLNTASFAKFCRRAGLKSPAPEIDIVTAQAELYAVIKRGNAPDHRFDRIWIP
                     QRDRIISTGAQHAAWAGQQDVVRTVSAPHVPFAAGQSWKEWIA"
     gene            complement(42292..42912)
                     /locus_tag="AD11_01485"
     CDS             complement(42909..44195)
                     /gene="bioA_1"
                     /locus_tag="AD11_01486"
                     /EC_number="2.6.1.62"
                     /inference="ab initio prediction:Prodigal:002006"
                     /inference="similar to AA sequence:UniProtKB:P12995"
                     /codon_start=1
                     /transl_table=11
                     /product="Adenosylmethionine-8-amino-7-oxononanoate
                     aminotransferase"
                     /db_xref="COG:COG0161"
                     /translation="MTPLEFDARHLWHPYTNVLKPGPMHLITGAEGVWLTAEDGTQMID
                     AMSSWWCAVHGHRHPAIIGAMQAQLDQMPHVMFGGLTHSPAIELGRRLIELLPDGLDRI
                     FYSDSGSVAIEVALKMAVQYQMAQDRKGRTQFATIRGGYHGDTWKAMSVCDPVNGMHGL
                     FAGALSVQHFLPRPQIAFGQDWSEDGDLNGLNALEDLLETKADQIAGLILEPVVQGAGG
                     MYFYHPTWLQRAHELCKAYDVLVIFDEIATGFGRTGELFALHHAGVVPDILCLGKALTG
                     GHITLAATATTETVARRIGESEAGVMMHGPTYMANPLACAAAVASLEQLSIRDWRSEVA
                     GIADQMEHELAPARGLPGVSDVRVLGAIGVIEMEGWVDPSVAHGLAPGTGVWLRPFARN
                     IYCMPPFIISPDELSRVTSAMVSLAKGAS"
     gene            complement(42909..44195)
                     /locus_tag="AD11_01486"
                     /gene="bioA_1"
     CDS             complement(44192..44812)
                     /gene="bioD1"
                     /locus_tag="AD11_01487"
                     /EC_number="6.3.3.3"
                     /inference="ab initio prediction:Prodigal:002006"
                     /inference="similar to AA sequence:UniProtKB:P13000"
                     /codon_start=1
                     /transl_table=11
                     /product="ATP-dependent dethiobiotin synthetase BioD 1"
                     /db_xref="COG:COG0132"
                     /translation="MSTVIVVGTDTGIGKTVFAAGLTATLGARYWKPVQSGLEDATDSE
                     TVKAVTGAEVLSEAYRLNMPASPHLSAEDMGIEIDPDRLALPQVSGPLVVEGAGGLMVP
                     LNRQVFFLDVIAQWQAPVILVARTALGTINHTILSLMALRNAGCDVIGVAFVGNAEPDV
                     EQTIAQMGNTRHLGRLPFINTLSRDTLTDAFTAIDVDTIRSAL"
     gene            complement(44192..44812)
                     /locus_tag="AD11_01487"
                     /gene="bioD1"
     CDS             complement(44809..45942)
                     /gene="bioF"
                     /locus_tag="AD11_01488"
                     /EC_number="2.3.1.47"
                     /inference="ab initio prediction:Prodigal:002006"
                     /inference="similar to AA sequence:UniProtKB:P53556"
                     /codon_start=1
                     /transl_table=11
                     /product="8-amino-7-oxononanoate synthase 2"
                     /db_xref="COG:COG0156"
                     /translation="MKALSRLNSMLETLDARHRRRSLAPRRGLDFASNDYLGLADSPLL
                     HRAAQKALEGGVPLGSGGSRLLRGNHPEHEALEEEAAAFFGAEAALFMGGGFQANQAIF
                     STLPAAGDLILYDDLVHASAHEGLRTGRAETRSFAHNNVVDARRVLADWQVSGGSGQVW
                     IAVESVYSMEGDIAPLTALSDLAAEHGAILVVDEAHATGVFGPNGKGLAHGLTADVLTL
                     HTCGKGLGVAGGLICGPRVMIDALINRARPFIFATAPSPFNAALVRAVLGHLQADTRLT
                     NAATARMHHAHAEARRTGVPQDVLNSQIIPVILGDEARTMQMAATLQAQGFDVRGIRPP
                     TVPRGTSRLRVSVTGNVTNADISALFEALAQHQSEAA"
     gene            complement(44809..45942)
                     /locus_tag="AD11_01488"
                     /gene="bioF"
     CDS             complement(45939..46919)
                     /gene="bioB"
                     /locus_tag="AD11_01489"
                     /EC_number="2.8.1.6"
                     /inference="ab initio prediction:Prodigal:002006"
                     /inference="similar to AA sequence:UniProtKB:P12996"
                     /codon_start=1
                     /transl_table=11
                     /product="Biotin synthase"
                     /db_xref="COG:COG0502"
                     /translation="MKNTPPTWTREAAQAVYDLPLMDLLFRAQTAHRENFDPNKIQTSK
                     LLSIKTGGCAEDCSYCSQSARNGSKLSASKLIEVQRVLTEARKAKDGGATRFCMGAAWR
                     EPKDRDMDALVAMVEGVREMGMETCMTLGMLDDNQVFRLRDAGLDYYNHNIDTSERYYP
                     EVITTRTFADRIDTMNRVQEAGIKVCSGGILGMGEEIGDRVDMLVTLANMGPAPESVPI
                     NMLMPQEDTPLADAMPIDPIDFVRVIATARIMMPKSYVRLSAGRSDMTEELQAMCFFAG
                     ANSIFVGETLLTAENPEEDTDAILFAKLGLQAETVAGQSCAEAAE"
     gene            complement(45939..46919)
                     /locus_tag="AD11_01489"
                     /gene="bioB"
     CDS             complement(46916..47248)
                     /locus_tag="AD11_01490"
                     /inference="ab initio prediction:Prodigal:002006"
                     /codon_start=1
                     /transl_table=11
                     /product="hypothetical protein"
                     /translation="MPEGKTVSGIDADGNFVRGREMYLDDYQVNMLKVQQLLIEISGIE
                     NRTNDATANLAGQGGTRARPLSLNTLQQPLSSGGSAPTRQLAVEFFRFIDIRQSRHGVL
                     EELSIK"
     gene            complement(46916..47248)
                     /locus_tag="AD11_01490"
     CDS             complement(48076..48744)
                     /locus_tag="AD11_01491"
                     /inference="ab initio prediction:Prodigal:002006"
                     /inference="similar to AA sequence:UniProtKB:P67153"
                     /note="UPF0073 inner membrane protein YqfA"
                     /codon_start=1
                     /transl_table=11
                     /product="hypothetical protein"
                     /translation="MWSFADIRPAYSRAERVSDGVVHVLGVASALVAVPLLITVTTFHR
                     SEPEAILGVSVYGVTLLLMLTFSALYNMIESDKWSDLLRRLDHSGIYVKIAGTYTPFLL
                     LSGGQGPGLLIGLWSSATLGSVLKLIDPVRFRWFGLVLYLMMGWAVAWAGPDMLGELPS
                     VVVWLMIAGGVVYTVGVAFYLLDQLPFHNTIWHVFVLTGTVLFFIAISVRVLLGSHPVA
                     "
     gene            complement(48076..48744)
                     /locus_tag="AD11_01491"
     CDS             complement(48837..51143)
                     /locus_tag="AD11_01492"
                     /inference="ab initio prediction:Prodigal:002006"
                     /codon_start=1
                     /transl_table=11
                     /product="hypothetical protein"
                     /translation="MHKVRLLLQTTLLMCLLCAYPFAARAQNQTWAEVKSIMDRRCVVC
                     HSCYDAPCQLKLTSPAGMLRGASKEAVYHTKRLEDAQPTRLGIDAQTVPEWRGLGFHTV
                     LRGQKPGLLERYLELARQNPLPADAPLPAQLGLAIDRPLVCPTSDEFDAFSKAHPLAGM
                     PYGTAPLAEAEFQSLMGWARGGVASPSNPPAIPDAIQAQIAGWEVFLNTSDPRNQLMSR
                     YLYEHLFLARLHFQGDDPRRFFQLVRSTTPPGDEIDVIATRRPFDDPGAAPFYYRLQQV
                     TETIVHKEHLVYTLGPERMARYQQLFLDTDWTLAELPPFGDAEGGSPFSTFTEMPARSR
                     YQFLLDDALFFVRSFIRGPVCHGETAVDVIEDRFWVSFLDPDADLSVTDPSYLQDGAAY
                     LELPVSEVDTGVLGMLQEFSHNNQVAYLEFRDARYRAAPVYQTGFDYGSIWDGDGTNPN
                     ALITVFRHFDNASAMTGFHGGIPETAWVIDFPIFERIYYDLVAGYDVFGRVEHQLATRL
                     YMDELRMESEDTFLAFMPRDVRPQMHESWYQGVLAELHTYWHRRRVDDSFPTGISFQTD
                     QPKQEFLLTLLEHGNGLWPVTDPINRCATEKCQPGQPVDALRDLANQTGDWVKYLPDLT
                     VLVVEQSDGETALFTLVHDKAHYNVAFLFDEKARRNPEADALTILPDLIGSYPNFYFHV
                     RQDQLEPLVGALKGIQSQSDYMAVVAQFGVRRTSPEFWPLSDRIHDLFQKQKPIHAGIF
                     DLNRYKDPKPGDDPT"
     gene            complement(48837..51143)
                     /locus_tag="AD11_01492"
     CDS             complement(51260..52339)
                     /gene="dcsD"
                     /locus_tag="AD11_01493"
                     /EC_number="2.6.99.3"
                     /inference="ab initio prediction:Prodigal:002006"
                     /inference="similar to AA sequence:UniProtKB:D2Z027"
                     /codon_start=1
                     /transl_table=11
                     /product="O-ureido-L-serine synthase"
                     /translation="MTDSKLRTTSGNGRIYDSVLDTIGNTPTIRINNLGPEGVNLFVKF
                     EAFNPAGSVKDRLAVNIIEAAERSGALKPGQTVVEATSGNTGIGLAMVCAQKGYPLVVT
                     MAESFSTERRQLMRMLGAKVVLTPKEEKGFGMYRKAAELAEKHGWFLARQFETPANAEI
                     HAATTAREILGDFNGEPLDFFVTGYGTGGTITGVSRVLRAEWPDTKIILTEPANAQLVG
                     SGIATERGKDNDPVASHPAFEPHVIQGWTPDFIPSVLQESIDNRYFDQLIPVPGPAGVE
                     WAQKLASQEGILTGISGGATFAVAMEIAEQAKPGASVLCMLPDTGERYLSTPLFGDISV
                     GMTDEEAEIAQSTPGYHIG"
     gene            complement(51260..52339)
                     /locus_tag="AD11_01493"
                     /gene="dcsD"
     CDS             complement(52427..54478)
                     /gene="hmp"
                     /locus_tag="AD11_01494"
                     /EC_number="1.14.12.17"
                     /inference="ab initio prediction:Prodigal:002006"
                     /inference="protein motif:HAMAP:MF_01252"
                     /codon_start=1
                     /transl_table=11
                     /product="Flavohemoprotein"
                     /translation="MSVSATVDKSPFHAGERAMQSRVGKREKMEQVGRDFIRPYMPDQH
                     REFFGQLPFIVLGSVTSDGWPWASMVSGRPGFVSTPQDRQLDVRVRLLDDDPLGAALQT
                     GAPIGVVGLELSTRRRNRMNATVRLVDEGGFSLDVVQSFGNCPQYIQTLDVTFVREPEV
                     DIARPASDRFSALDAQARQMISTANSFYVASSADTPEHSGVDVSHRGGRPGFVKVEGNS
                     LLVPDFAGNNFFNTLGNFLVNPRAGLLFPDYRTGDLLMLTGTVEVLGEDHPEIATFNGA
                     SRGWWFHLDQGRRIHDALPFRAEFLEFSPNSLMADDWKSAEARRKAEMQRHQWRSLQVS
                     SVRDESEAIRSFKLVPTDSLPLLPFEAGQFLTLRVRPDGKTPATRTYTVSSAPGDSSYR
                     ISVKREPGGTVSNHLHDTLSIGDLVEVQAPKGQFYLNAAEPRPAVLFAGGVGITPIMSM
                     MRHVLNEGVRTRHTRRLTVFHAAQTVAQRAFHTDLRRAEATSDGKIRYVSVISRPEKGK
                     QAGVDFDTAGYITPALIRDTLPLDDYDFFLCGPPSFMQAVYDMLRELGARDDRIFAESF
                     GPAALKRRPGDGAIPKPQPEAAQVIFKASGNKVNWVKDGPTLLETAEAEGLAPSFSCRS
                     GSCGSCLTRKIAGKIAYRTEPTADHSEDEVLICCAVPAEGTNEVILDL"
     gene            complement(52427..54478)
                     /locus_tag="AD11_01494"
                     /gene="hmp"
     CDS             complement(54543..55166)
                     /locus_tag="AD11_01495"
                     /inference="ab initio prediction:Prodigal:002006"
                     /codon_start=1
                     /transl_table=11
                     /product="hypothetical protein"
                     /translation="MSNTIRIHSFPLSGHAHRAVLFASLAGIKHDVIDVDLVGGEHKGD
                     AFLALNPAGQVPVLEDGDVVVSDSNAILVYLARKYAPSYLPTDPVLEAEVQKFLTLAAG
                     EIAFGPAAARLITVFNAPLDVDFTHATAAKVLGKLDAHLEGRDWLVGDAPTIADVAIYS
                     YTAHAPEGGVSLEPYANVRRLLTNVEALDGFVPMPRTAAGLNAA"
     gene            complement(54543..55166)
                     /locus_tag="AD11_01495"
     CDS             55292..56179
                     /gene="dmlR_1"
                     /locus_tag="AD11_01496"
                     /inference="ab initio prediction:Prodigal:002006"
                     /inference="similar to AA sequence:UniProtKB:P76250"
                     /codon_start=1
                     /transl_table=11
                     /product="HTH-type transcriptional regulator DmlR"
                     /translation="MDTIQGMRAFAAVAAHSSFTEGARQIGISTKLASKYVGQLEDRLN
                     AQLFNRTTRNVTLTDTGRAYYERCLPLLEQFDELEGLVQQRQSELAGRIRITAPTGFGS
                     AELIHMLKPFQTEHAKVSIELHLSDHHVPMVEEGYDLAIRFGVLKDSNLVARKLMNMRI
                     VCCVSPGYLADYGTPKDPAALASHNCLLQTTGSNIDHWTFKGSDGEYSVPVSGNFRANS
                     PRAVAHMAADGLGIGRIPLYTAQPFLNAGKLQLIFEAQEAVSLGLYAAYPQNRHLTARI
                     RALIDFLAAEMRGA"
     gene            55292..56179
                     /locus_tag="AD11_01496"
                     /gene="dmlR_1"
     CDS             56332..56649
                     /locus_tag="AD11_01497"
                     /inference="ab initio prediction:Prodigal:002006"
                     /codon_start=1
                     /transl_table=11
                     /product="hypothetical protein"
                     /translation="MELNSDFSSRVVVHSDQLEWQASPMTGVDRRMLDRIGGEVARATT
                     IVRFAPGSQFSAHTHTGGEEFIVLDGVFQDEHGISLPGPMYATRRPASIRRARNPTAPS
                     S"
     gene            56332..56649
                     /locus_tag="AD11_01497"
     CDS             57093..57284
                     /locus_tag="AD11_01498"
                     /inference="ab initio prediction:Prodigal:002006"
                     /codon_start=1
                     /transl_table=11
                     /product="hypothetical protein"
                     /translation="MVTDTKTALLDVAERAARACGFDGFSYADLAEAISIRKASLYLSF
                     SHQGHADRRADKQIPCEA"
     gene            57093..57284
                     /locus_tag="AD11_01498"
     CDS             57291..57611
                     /locus_tag="AD11_01499"
                     /inference="ab initio prediction:Prodigal:002006"
                     /codon_start=1
                     /transl_table=11
                     /product="hypothetical protein"
                     /translation="MPGNRSHPRHRGRTLASADPAIPRCLNDSKTLCLCVSLISSRESL
                     SDEVIEKTKSFRAMMAGRIEAVFALGTTDKSISGVAHPTSEASAAGRGAPVRPRRIECA
                     DL"
     gene            57291..57611
                     /locus_tag="AD11_01499"
     CDS             complement(57666..59183)
                     /locus_tag="AD11_01500"
                     /inference="ab initio prediction:Prodigal:002006"
                     /codon_start=1
                     /transl_table=11
                     /product="hypothetical protein"
                     /translation="MKHVDMQQIQPETADRLNGLIGDFVGQGQSYYQKTFAYMMQAPGY
                     RFTLNKAAALLGPIWFGARGLWSWFLGFLLLETLAYIQIGLGLFGDLGREFRERAEQIE
                     QTLELRRQQIAAAEQSGAASLESLKRAAESLESALAGAQDAAKSADSTGLTYLAIGIIL
                     LLAVKFLAASLANWTLEGQFARWRSDPSVAHGWSLPRLIVASALTGVVVILSMIKFAQP
                     DALAVLKTFPTNRDWRLNVGDGVQAVFEWTKTAGRGFFDGLTYGMRTLLDWIEVVLVDT
                     PWPVVALVIIMLAYLSAGARVAIFTGAALAYLGLLDFWEKAMTTIALLGAAALISITLG
                     IPLGIYCARRPRAFAIVRPILDFMQSMPSFVYLIPVVAFIGSGKPAGVVATMIFGSPPV
                     IRFTVLGLQQVPETVREAAMAFGATPRYLLWRVDLPLAHKTIMAGVNQTILMSLAMVVV
                     ASLIGAKGLGEDVLEALQYAAAGQGILAGLAILFCALILDRIVAGKK"
     gene            complement(57666..59183)
                     /locus_tag="AD11_01500"
     CDS             complement(59194..60243)
                     /gene="opuAA_1"
                     /locus_tag="AD11_01501"
                     /EC_number="7.6.2.9"
                     /inference="ab initio prediction:Prodigal:002006"
                     /inference="similar to AA sequence:UniProtKB:P46920"
                     /codon_start=1
                     /transl_table=11
                     /product="Glycine betaine transport ATP-binding protein
                     OpuAA"
                     /db_xref="COG:COG4175"
                     /translation="MTAEIAIDAKGVWKVFGARSQEALNAIHSEGLSKAEVLDRFNCVV
                     GVADASFEIERGELFCVMGLSGSGKSTLVRHVNRLLEPTDGHIYLDGDDVMGLNDEGLR
                     DLRNRRVAMVFQNFGLMPHRTVRDNVAMPLEIRGTGKARRWEEADRVLELVELNGWEDK
                     YAHELSGGMQQRVGLARAIAADPEILLMDEPFSALDPLIRKQLQDQFMDLSHKLNKTTM
                     FITHDLDEAIRIGHRIAIMKDGRIVQIGTPEEIILNPADDYVADFVAGISKLNMIFAHA
                     VMKPVDEFEAHHGEVPDDAKEAHPDMDLSDLMNLCVDGHGVVAVTQDGKTVGVINRAGL
                     IRAIQDSQA"
     gene            complement(59194..60243)
                     /locus_tag="AD11_01501"
                     /gene="opuAA_1"
ORIGIN
        1 ggctgcggcc cgaagggcta tccggggatg ccggaggtcg gcaatatgcc gatcccggct
       61 aagctggtga aggacggggt tcgcgacatg atccgtatct cggacgctcg tatgtctggc
      121 accgcctttg gcaccgtcat cctgcatgtc agccccgagg cacaggcggg tggcccgctg
      181 gcgctggtca aaaccggtga tcgcatccgg gtgtcggcca gcaaagggga gttggagttg
      241 ttggtcgacg aaaaggaact ggacgcccgc cgcgccgcgt ggcaagcgga cgatccgcat
      301 tacagccgcg gttacgccag actttatatc gaccacgtgt tgcaggccga tcagggcgcg
      361 gaccttgatt tcctcgtcgg caaagacacc cgccttgtca ccagagagag ccactaatgg
      421 atcaaccagc cactttccac gatctcaacg gggcttcggt ctatattacc ggcggtggct
      481 cgggcgttgg cgctgctctg accgacgggt tcctcgcgca aggcgccaat gtcgccttca
      541 tcgggcggtc cgatgccagc gggtttgtcg atgaaatgca cgacaaacac gggcgcgcgc
      601 cgctgttcat gcaaggcgac atgacagata ccgagttgct gcacactacc atgaaaaagg
      661 cggccgaggc gcatggcccg ctgaacgtgc tgatcaacaa cgcggccaac gataaacgcc
      721 actcgcttga agaaacgacg accgagttct gggactggat gatcgaggta aacctcaagg
      781 cctactactt cgcctgtcag gaggccgccc gccagatgca gggcaaaggc ggtgcgatcg
      841 tgaatttcag ttcgatcagc tacatgatgg gcaatgcagg ctatccgatc tacacgacct
      901 cgaatgccgg aatcaccggc atgacgcggt ctttggcgcg cgagttgggg ccgcagaaca
      961 tccgtgtcaa cgcgctggcc cccggttggg ttctgacgca gaaacagctg gatatgtggg
     1021 ccacgcccga ggatctggcc gcacatctcg accgccaatg cctgaaagaa cacctgacgc
     1081 ccgaggacat gatcgcaccg accttgttcc tagcctcaaa cgctagccgg gcgatgaccg
     1141 ggcaatgcat ggccgtcgat ggcggcgtcg tcgtaacggg gtagagccat ggatacagaa
     1201 tggattgctg tcgattgggg aacctctcat ttgcgagcct gggcgatgca gggcgaaacg
     1261 gtgctggatc aggcatattc ggacaaaggc atggcgcggg tggacaaaag cgggttccag
     1321 cccgcgttgt tcgaactcat cgaaggctgg ttgggcagcg gccccacaga tgtggtcgcc
     1381 tgcggcatgg tcggcgcgcg acaaggttgg gtcgaggccc cctactccgc cgtcccatgt
     1441 gaaccaacgc cggttgcccc gttccgtgtt ccgggcacag attcccgcat ccgggccttc
     1501 gtggtgcccg gtctgaaaca agacgcacca ccagatgtca tgcgcggtga agaaacccag
     1561 atcgcggggt ttctggcctc tcatcagaac tgggacgggg tgatctgttt gcccggcacc
     1621 cacaccaaat gggtgcaggt cagcgccgga gaggtcgtca gcttccgcac cttcatgacc
     1681 ggagaaatgt ttgacctgct ggccgggcaa tcggtgctga aacattcggt cggccaggga
     1741 tgggacgatg ccgcctttgc cgaggctgcg gcggacacgt tgtccaggcc cgaacaactg
     1801 gccgcgcggc tgtttggctt gcgcgccgct gatctgttac agggtcagga tcgcggtatc
     1861 acaagagcgc agctttcggg ctttctgatc ggcgcggaat tggccgcgac ccgcccgtat
     1921 tggctgggac agcaactcgc gatcatcggg gccaagggac tctcggacat ctacgccaag
     1981 gccctgcagc aacagggcgc gtttgtcgaa accgccaaca gcacgcaatg cacactggcc
     2041 ggcctattgc aggcccgcaa cctgacgagg caaaccgcat gagccgaccc atcatcgcca
     2101 ttctgcgcgg cctgcgccca tccgatgctg ttgccaccgg gcaggccctg atcgacgccg
     2161 ggatcgacaa tatcgaggtc ccgctgaact cacccgatcc gctggagtcg atcggtattc
     2221 tggccgaaca gttcggcgac cgtgccctga tcggagcggg caccgtattg acgacggatc
     2281 aggtggacgc ggtggccaag gttggcggca ggctgatcgt atcaccgaac tgcgacgcgc
     2341 aggtgatctc gcacacgcac caactgggac tggaaagctg gcccggcatc tttaccccga
     2401 ccgaggcctt tgcggccctc aaggccggag cctccggcct gaaactcttt cccggcactc
     2461 tcgccggtcc ggcggggcta tccgcgctgc gcgcggtgtt gcccaagggc acgctggtct
     2521 atgccgtcgg cggcgcggga cctgagaatt tcgatcagtg gatcaaggcc ggcgccaacg
     2581 gattcggcat cgggtcggcg ttgttcaaac ccgacatgac ggccgccgag gtcgcgggcc
     2641 gggccgcgcg gatcgtagct gcctacgaag aagccgccgg atgagcgtca tttacgacga
     2701 ccgcccttgt gaactgggcg agggtccgct ttggcacccc gagcggcggc aacttttctg
     2761 gttcgatatt gtgggcaaga agctaatgac gcgggaaaac ggtgaaccgc acagttggca
     2821 gttcgacgaa catgtttctg ccgcgggctg ggtcgactca gagacgctgt tgatcgcctc
     2881 tgaaacaggg ctatggcggt tcggcctgat gaccaagcaa aaagagctga tcactccgct
     2941 tgaggcggac aacccgatca cccggtccaa tgacgggcgc gctgatcctt ggggcgggtt
     3001 ctggattggg acgatgggca aagacgcaga acctggtgca ggtgcgatct atcggtattg
     3061 gcagggcgaa ttgcagcaac tggtgccaga tgtcacgatt tcgaacgcga tctgcttcgc
     3121 cccggaccgg acctgcgcct attacgcgga tacagtgcgg aaacaggtca tgcgctggcc
     3181 tttgaacccg gaaaccggct ggcccgaggg cgagagtacg gtttttctag accaccgcgt
     3241 cgatgggctg aacccggatg gggcggtggt cgacgccgat ggcaacatct ggatcgccca
     3301 atggggtgcg aaccgcgtgg cggcatatac ccctgcaggc cggttcctga ctgcgatcgc
     3361 ctttgaggca gctcatactt cctgccccgc gttcggaggt gatgacctga caaccttgtt
     3421 ctgcaccacc gcccgcgacg ggctggatgc agagactttg gccaaacacc caaccaacgg
     3481 catgaccttt gccgcccctg gcgcgggcaa agggcaggcc gaacacagag tccttctatg
     3541 aagcccgaac ttggcgtctg ctactacccc gaacactggc ccgaagagat gtgggccgag
     3601 gatgccgcgc gcatggtgga aaccggtctg agctgggtgc ggatcggtga gtttgcctgg
     3661 agcaggatgg agcccgcacc gggtgatctg cgtttagact ggctggatca agcgattgag
     3721 gtgctggggg cagcggggtt gaaggtggta ctgggaacac ctacggcgac gccaccgcgt
     3781 tggatgctgg aaaaacaccc cgacatgctg gccgtggatg cacaggggca gccgcgcaaa
     3841 ttcggctcgc gcaggcattt ttgctttagc caccggggtt atatcgccga gtgtgaacgg
     3901 attgcccgga tcatggggga acgttacggg cacaactcgc atatagcggc atggcagatc
     3961 gacaacgaat atggctgcca cgaaacgacc gtcagctaca gccaaccggc cttgcaggcg
     4021 tttcggcggt ggttggccga gcagtatgag tccatcgaat ctctgaatac cgcttggggt
     4081 aatatttttt ggtcgatgga gtacgacagc tttgatcaga tcgacctgcc caacctgacc
     4141 gtgaccgagc ccaaccccgc ccacgttctg gcctttcgcc gtttcagctc ggatcaggtg
     4201 gcggtgttca acaaggcgca ggtcgacgtc ctgcgcccgc tgaccgatgc gccgctgctg
     4261 cataactata tgggccggat tctggacttc gaccatttca agctgggcgc ccatctggat
     4321 atcgcgacat gggacagtta tccgatcggc tttctgtccg accggcttga ggctgacgag
     4381 gcacataaaa ccgcattcct gcaacagggc gaccccgaca tgcaggcctt tcaccatgac
     4441 ctgtatcgcg ctgtcggccg gggtcgctgg tgggtgatgg aacagcagcc tggcccggtg
     4501 aactgggcac cgtataatcc cgctcccctg cccggcatgg tacgcctgtg gtcgctcgag
     4561 gcagtggcgc atggcgctga agtggtcagt tacttccgtt ggcgacaggc cccattcgcg
     4621 caggaacaaa tgcacgcggg cctgttgacc ccgaacaacg cacccgctcc ggcattggcc
     4681 gaagcccgtc agacagccga tgatctggca cagctgggta ctgtcacgca gactcaggca
     4741 gatgtggcca ttctgttcga ctacgcctcg gactgggcat ggacaaccca gccacacggg
     4801 gccgggttca gctatttccg gctggtgttc tcggcttatc gcgcactgcg gcgtgccggg
     4861 ctatcagtgg atatcctgtc ctcgtccgaa acacctgagg caaggtacaa actgatcttc
     4921 gcccccgggc tggccacctt gaacggtcgg ggcgatcagc acccgggcga gctgacgctc
     4981 tatggccccc gcagtggtgc catcacgcac gacttccaaa tccccgaaac ggggcgcccc
     5041 ggcctgaccg aactgaactg cgaagttgaa ctggtcgaaa cactgccccc aaacacacgc
     5101 cgcgaggtcg ttggcggcgg cgcggcccgg cactggattg atcgtctgtc cggcaacgcc
     5161 ccggacctgc tgacctatgc cgacgggaca tccgccctga agggtgagaa cggcatttgg
     5221 tatttgtccg gcttcccgga tgaggttctt tgggatcggg tgatctccat ggctgcgcaa
     5281 gaggttgggc tgagcctgaa tccgctgcct gcagggttgc ggcagcgtga gactgatcag
     5341 cacattttcc tgatcaacta cacctctgtc cccgtatcgt ggaacgggtt tgagattggt
     5401 gcctgcgacg tgctgatctt gaaaaaggac gcgcccgaag aggcgtagct ctccgggcgc
     5461 gcgggtttca gtcaggcgcg aagcttactg atcgttttgc aggctgttgg ggtcaaaagc
     5521 cccgccgaag ccgccattgc tggcaggcgg cgtttctggg tccggttcgc cctcctcacc
     5581 atcaccaccc aaggtgttcg gtgcaaacac gttaccgaaa ccagagttat tggtgccggt
     5641 gtctggctct gcttcctctt ccgttgttcc gggctgtaga tcaccgggct caaacacgcc
     5701 ttcaaagcgc tgtttgcgtt cttcctcaag ctgtctgcgc tgttcttcac gctgctttcg
     5761 caactcctcg atgcgctgct gggcttccag ttgcttctgt tctcgcacgt cggcgatgca
     5821 ctgcgccggg ttgtaagccg tcgcggtgcc gatcagggtg atcgtggcaa cggcaaaaac
     5881 aaccaccaga actgcggccg tgttgccgga aaagaagctg ggcagtttga ttttgcccgc
     5941 caactcctcg accgtggcat tcttgcgcgc ggcagcaacc agttcctgtc gtttcagctt
     6001 ggcctcgttc agcagggcaa agaacacggt cagcgccacg atgatgaagg ccaacgccga
     6061 gatcgacggc gtgataccat accgcacctt ttgcgccagt tcgatggtca gcgtcggata
     6121 ctcgccaaaa gtgaaagtgg tggtgttgta gttctcgaac gaggcgagga acgccaacac
     6181 cgccgccgag gcaatggccg ggcgcatgaa aggtaacagt atcttacgaa acgcctgcgc
     6241 gtggctggca cccagatcca gcgccgcctc ggtcaaggcg atatcataac gctgcagccg
     6301 cgccaccagc accagcatgc agtagctggc gataaaggtg gactgcccga tcaccgtcag
     6361 gaaaatcccg ttcgacaata cgctgtccgc gcccagtccc agcatccggt tgatccggtc
     6421 ccagaacacc agggtcgaga tacccagaac cacgcccggg atcaggatcg gcgcgatgat
     6481 gaccgtgtaa taggtcgcgc gcagcttggg ccagatctgc gtcagcatca gcgctcccgc
     6541 cagacccatc gccaccgaca aaacaaccgt cccagcgccg atgattagtg agttcttgat
     6601 gccgttcagg atacgctggt cctgaaacag ctctccgaac cactggaagg tcaggcattc
     6661 ccatggtgtc attctcggga aaaccgaaga gttgaacgcc gtaaccgaca tgatcaccag
     6721 cgggcccagc aggtacagga agaagatgac cagatagacc cagatgctta tgcggaggaa
     6781 ggaattgttc atttcccgat atcccccatg ttcaccttga acagacgcat catcgccagc
     6841 acgaacagga tacaggtcac cagcagtacg atggcgtagg cggccccctg cggccagtca
     6901 ttgttgtcgt tgaactgttg atagatcagc tgcgtgaacc acaagctgga cggcccgccc
     6961 agaatctgcg gtgcagccag cgctcctgcg gacagcatga agaccatggt gcagcccgaa
     7021 ctgatgcccg gcttggcgta gggtatgacc acgcgccagt gaatcctcca ccaaggcgca
     7081 ccaaggtcgc gcgcggcctc gatctggttt ttatccaggc tttctataac gttatacatc
     7141 gggaagatca tcagaaggat gtaggcatag cccagaccgg cataaagcgc gatgtcattg
     7201 cggatgaagt caaacggcgt atcccagatg ccaagcccca tgaacagggt attcagaaca
     7261 ccggtttcgc caaagatgat ccgcaacgca aaggcccgca ggatctcgtt gatccagtaa
     7321 gggatgatca gcatgatcgc gaagatgcgg atatgactgc cttttgattg gcccagatag
     7381 taggcaattg gatagcagag gatcagattg aagattgtaa cgcagaccgc tgcaagcaat
     7441 gtgcggaaaa agaccctcag gtcgaccgcg ttatagtcct gactgccgcc ttccgggccg
     7501 tagatcaggt acttgtagtt ctccagcgta tagacgtcct ttggcccgcc aatttctggc
     7561 ggcggcaagt tcgggcggaa tgagaagtcc aacatcgaca attgcggcag gatgatcaga
     7621 ccgacagtcc agaaaagaac cagacccaat atggccagac ccattccggt accattgcga
     7681 ttgaaaaact ctttcagaaa gcggggcatg tgttcgtccc cctattccgc ggccagctca
     7741 cccgccggaa ccagaaccgc gttatgggtt tcgtattcca gcgtgatgtt ctgtcctgtg
     7801 tgatccttaa aggactgacc atggttcggg atcgatacct tgatctcctt gccgccttcg
     7861 ccttcggtga aaatgttgaa gacgttgcct tcaaactctt catggttcac ccgtgcagta
     7921 acaaagtgat cgccgatagc gccgtcgggc gcgatggcaa gggcttcggg gcgaatgaac
     7981 agcatggcat cgtcgccttc tttcatcttg ccctgattgg ccgttgaaat ccgcgcgacc
     8041 agatcgcccg agcggttcgt ccggatcagt gcctcgctcc ccatgacctg cttgattttg
     8101 ccgcggaata cgttgttttc acccacgaac gaggccgcaa atgcggtatt ggggtcgttg
     8161 taaatggttt tgccatccgc aatctggtcg atcaccccgg cccgcatgac ggcgatgttg
     8221 tccgacatgg tcagcgcctc gccctgatcg tgggtgatat agatgaaggt gatgccgaca
     8281 cgctgctgaa tttcgcgcaa ttctgtgcgc atgtgctggc gcagtttaag atccaaagcg
     8341 gagagcggtt cgtccagcaa cagcacatcc ggctcggcac acaaggcgcg ggcaatcgca
     8401 acacgctggc gctgaccacc ggacaattcg ctgggcagct tatcgccttg cccgggcaga
     8461 gcgatcatat ccagcaactc gtcagcacgc ttgcggcgtt cggtggcgct ggcgcctttg
     8521 atctccatgg aaaaggtgat gttttcccat actttcatca gcgggaacaa cgccaggttc
     8581 tgaaagatca gggcagtcgg acgcttgttc gggccgatac cctgcatgtc attgccgccg
     8641 atcagaaccc ggccctcgct tgggtccaga aagcccgaga ccgcgcgcag gatggtcgtc
     8701 ttaccgcagc ccgaggggcc aaggaacgaa aagaagtcac ccccgttgat gttcacattg
     8761 gcgtcccgca cggcgacaaa gtcaccgaaa cggatccaca ggttttcaag atctacaccg
     8821 acccctgcac tcattgttgg tatctccgtc aggtacggtt gcagaccgca ccataatagt
     8881 atccgtcaca ccgaacggcg cgcgggtgaa tggccccccg cacattggcg gagggcggcg
     8941 ttacacagca atcaggcgct tttgaacttg ttgacgaact cggtgcgggt ttccgcatac
     9001 cacggcgcct cggctggcca cgggttgagg ttggccagcg agtcacccgg ataggcctcg
     9061 gcaaagttct tcttgtaggt gtcgcccgag tattggtcag cacctagaac cggcgagttg
     9121 taaccgtggc tgtcaatcgc cacaccggct ggtttcgcct gataggcgaa gtcaatgaag
     9181 gcataaacct gatcgatatt ggccgcgcct gtcggcatgg acataccatc aacccatgcc
     9241 atcgcacctt cgatcggggc ttgatagtgc accggctcac ccgccgattt cagcgccaac
     9301 ggcgggccgt cccaagtctg accgacaact acgccttcgt tcaacaggcc atttttctgg
     9361 gtgtccgcgt cgttccagat caacttgatt cggttcttgc gttcgatgca ccagtcggtg
     9421 atctgacccc agaccttgcg catggtctct tcgtcgccgt aggcggccca gaccgagccc
     9481 ggctccatct cacccgcgcg ttccatgtaa agacccgcac ccagcatcat cgaatgcgcg
     9541 cggcccatgg tcttgcctgc gttttcttcc gaccagacat caccataaga cggcgcgtcg
     9601 ccttccggca gccacaggtc agtacggtag gcgatgcctt cggtgcccca gatatgcggc
     9661 agccagtgga cgccgctgtc accaaagttc catgcatccg taccaatcga ggccatcgcc
     9721 gggttcacca gatcgatcgg caccttgctc atgtcgaagg gttgcagcag ttccagcggc
     9781 tcccactgca gcgagcggtt gttggtcggc gacacgatgt caaaaccctg acccttggtc
     9841 gctttcatct tgttgatgat ttcttcgttt gacccgatac cggtgtagtt caccttgatc
     9901 ccggtcaggg tctcaaactc ctgaatgaag ctgggcggca ggtaatccga ccacatcaga
     9961 atgtttatct cacccgagga cgccagcgcg cttttgctgt acagcggtgc cgccagcgca
    10021 gcagcacctg cgcctttcag gacagagcgt ctggaaagcg ttttccgttc agccattttc
    10081 gtttctcccg ttgttggact ttgtattctt tttgttatgt aagtgcaggc tagacctttg
    10141 atgcagagct gtcagtccaa aagtgacagt taccagtttt cttaagtcca gtttgcattc
    10201 acgcccgtca gaaccaggat caggtcacgg ctctgtccag actgagacac catagggcgg
    10261 gatttcagaa gtaccaacca gatattgacg atcctcggaa ccgggcaaga cctgcgcagt
    10321 tgcactgaag ttgaaggcaa accacagctc accccgacgc gtgatgcgca catcccggta
    10381 gttttctgtc acggggatgt ctgcccatct cagagcctcg gccagaacag cctgcaacaa
    10441 cggtccgtgc gggatcatcg ccaggtacat cgaccgatcc gactgcacaa tcgccgggct
    10501 gccgtcgcgg taaacgcttg aaaaacgggc tgttacctta ttcgcggttt cgatgatttc
    10561 gcgccagcca gtgaactcat gctgcgtgcc gtccttcagg cgcaccgatt cgcgggccag
    10621 atccggcagt gattcgactc tcagaatccg gacgccagcc agatcggcca actctccggg
    10681 ggcaaggttc tgcggcgtgt gcatgtcatc cgtcttgctg ccggcacggg cgccgatcaa
    10741 cagtttagcc aaactgtccc gcagccgttt cgccaggtct ggcgagacga tcatgctttg
    10801 cggtagcacg atcaacgcat agcccgtcag atcgtcttca ggaccaacaa aatccagatc
    10861 aaccccttgg gcgcgcagcc cggcatacca ttcacgaacg atctgagcat tcgggaacgc
    10921 gtcatcatgg ggcagaatat ctgctgccca gatggacgcg tagtccagca agatggccac
    10981 cggtgcccgt tggcgcgtgg tcgatggtag tgcatcacgc tcctgaacca cctgcgccag
    11041 ttccagagcg gcctgatcca ggcttccgtc cgagcgcagc agtgccgtat gaaactgttc
    11101 ttgcgctaat ctggcctgtc gccagcggaa gaacatcaca gcctgcgcgc catgcgcgta
    11161 ggccgcccat gtccacaagc gaaccatgcc ttcggcgggg gaagggttct tttcggccca
    11221 gtccaccgga ccgggttgct gttccagtac ccacatgcgc cctttgccct gtgatcggta
    11281 gaggtcacag tgaaacccct gatagtccgg cgcaccggtg cgcaggtttc gacgcttatc
    11341 ctcatctgac agggtcgacc ccagcagatt gcccagcgga tagctgtcga agccgacgat
    11401 atccagatca gcagccacag cgtggtggtc aaactcaaag ctgccagcca tgaagttatg
    11461 ggtgatatcc cggcccggag agtactgccg gaggatgtcc acctgtgcgc ggttgaacaa
    11521 tcgcacccgg tccgaggagt agcgcgcgaa atccagcgcg tgtgtcgggt tggggctcgc
    11581 caccaggccg ttgggcaact caatctggtc aaagctggaa taaacagagg cccagaacac
    11641 ggtgccccat atccggttca ggttttcaat ggtgccgtaa cgctccgcca gccaacgccg
    11701 gaacccgtcg cgggccgcgt ccgagtagct gagtaccgtg tcgtggtcat tatattcatt
    11761 gtctatctgc caagcgcaga catgagggtt ttcaccataa cggcgcgcat actcggtggc
    11821 gatccggcag gactcggcca gataaacatt actcgagaag caataatgcc tacgggaccc
    11881 gaatcctcta acccgcccat ccgggccaac cggcaaaatt tccggatact catcaatcag
    11941 ccatttcggc ggcgcagccg tcggcgtgga catcatcacg cgaagaccgg cgcccccgag
    12001 aacttcaatc acctcatcca gccagtccca ttggaactgg ccgcgctcgg gttcgatcaa
    12061 accccaggtg aattcggcaa tgcgcaccca gtcgaggccc atctcgacca tcagccttgc
    12121 atcctcgtgc caaagcgacc gatcccattg ctcggggtaa tagcaaaccc ccagttccag
    12181 tttgctcatc ggtcttccct tgccgtgcgg cgttcgatcc atttcaggaa gctggcgcaa
    12241 cccaaggtga tcaccacgta aaggatggcc gcggtgttga acggtgcaaa gggcaggaaa
    12301 ctggccgcct gaaactcgcg catccgttgg gtcatgtcgc ggaccgagag gatcgacagc
    12361 aacgaggtat ctttgatcat tgcaatgaat tcattgccca agggcggcgt cacaatgcgc
    12421 agcgcctgcg gtaggatgat cagtcgcgcg gtttgccagc gcgacaagcc gagcgagccg
    12481 cccgcctcaa tctgcccgcg ggggatggct tctatgccgg accggaaaat ctcggccatg
    12541 taagcggagt agcccacgga aatcgcaatg atcccgcgcg tcatgttggt catgtcgatg
    12601 ccgccaccag tggcatcctt tacggcccca gccaaaggca ggccgatata gagtatgatc
    12661 accagcatcg gaatgccgcg gatcgtatcg acgaaaaact cggcccccac cgccagcggg
    12721 tgcatcttgt gctgggctcc gccaacggtc agggtcaaca gcaaaaaacc aaagactgca
    12781 aaggccagcg ccggatttcg gtatttgtcg ggcaggaaac tggtctgcca gatcaccgga
    12841 taccctttgg tgtttgttcc gacggggaca aaagcgccgg atacgctgtc cacggtttcg
    12901 atctgctcca gcgcagcggt cgcgtcgggt gcactgcgaa tacggtattg ctggttctcg
    12961 ccctcctgaa actcaccaaa gcggatcatg tccgcctgag cttgcggggt accgcgcacg
    13021 atggcgatac gggcatccag cgtaccgatg agttcgtatt tcacttgtgg ctgcatgaag
    13081 aaaaacgcgg aaatcgccag cagggccagg ctgatgcagc cataagtgac ggtcgtgcgg
    13141 gccttgggtt tgaacgattg cagcccaacc cagatcaggc ccagaatagc ggcgaagatg
    13201 taggcgaaga tggctgcgcg gaacgtgatc gccacaccgg tagcgaattg ccaatgcgcc
    13261 atgaacatca ggtagaacag caccgcgccg gtcaggattt caaaccccag ttgcacataa
    13321 ccccgcaacc cgtcgggcag gtaggaattc aaaaggattg cggcaataac aattgcgtag
    13381 atcaccagca tgatctgcag accggcctga accttgtcga ccacctttgg aaacagcacc
    13441 caggtttgcg aagacctgtc gatcagagtc gatgtgttct cgctgagcgc gtgaaagaag
    13501 acggactcgg caaacggcat cagcacttgc ggtgcggcaa accccagaat tgccaacgcc
    13561 atagctgctg gcaacgcggc cagcgccgtg aaacgcaacc atcccggcgc ctccggaaac
    13621 cgagcgttgc gagcgcagag atagcccaga acagtcaccg ccagaatgac cagaaacccg
    13681 acgaaaatcg gcccggcatc attgccaatc cccaaaattg caaccagcga ccgcaggtat
    13741 ttcgaggagg tggcaaacaa atagatgatg aacggggcag cggcgagcaa cacaaggttg
    13801 ctcgggcgga ccgagcttaa gcgcgacatg ggacctctct gctgatatgc ggcccagcca
    13861 ccggtggtac cgggccgtta cgggccagac cgggttattc ggtgccccag tattttccga
    13921 ttaacgcatc caaagtaccg tcggtcttga tcgccgccag tccttcgttg atggcctcaa
    13981 ccgttgcgtc accttcctgg aacacgatac ccagcggatc ggatttcagg ccggtgatac
    14041 ccacagtcaa ttcacccgcg aactcttgtt cgtacgctgc ggccgaggtg ccgtcgatga
    14101 tgacgccctg cacatccgca ttctgcaacg ccagaatcgc ggccgagaag ttatcataaa
    14161 ggctgacatt ctcgcgcccc accagttcct cggccagctg cgcgttggtg gtgccggtct
    14221 gcgctgccag tttctgacca ccggccttga agtcgtccaa tgtcatgtcg ccattgtcga
    14281 cctgcaacag aatggcctgg ctaaccacga tgtagggctc cgagaaatcc atcgactctt
    14341 cgcgttccgg cgtgatcgaa acgcccgaga tcaccagatc aaactccccc tgctgaagcg
    14401 cagcaaagat accgtcccag gcagtgttga cgaagttcgg aacgcaattc actttctcgc
    14461 agatcgcatt catcacatcc acgtcaaacc ctacgatctc accagtcgat tcatcgacgg
    14521 tttccatcgg cggataggtg gcatcggtgc cgattttcag tacacgcccc tccagatcgg
    14581 cggcgaagac cgccggggcg gccatcgcgg tcaaagcggc tgcggccagt agtttcttga
    14641 acatcttcat tactccttct gttggtctat ttgacagacg ccgttttcgg cgcgggggtg
    14701 tcaggctgcc gcttgataag tgtggccctg atctttttct gggtttcgga cgggtcagcc
    14761 ccgtccaaag ctctcaacat gtactcgccc agcaagcggc tcgtttcttc gatcggcaca
    14821 taataggtgc tgggcggcgg tacgaaatag cggctaagct gcagatcgtc ggtcgaaatc
    14881 accaccaggt cccggccaac ccgaatcccg gcggcatggg cggcagacaa cacgcccagc
    14941 gtcatcgctt cgttggcgca gatacaggct gtggggcggt tggacagccg catcagcgcg
    15001 tcaaaactgc gctgcccggt gcgcgccgtg gtgggtccgt tgaagaccag ggccttgtcc
    15061 ggcgcgatcc cgccgttggt cagggcctgt tcatatccgg cttggcgttg actcgcatag
    15121 atcagctcgg ccggagggtt gaccaacgca atacgccggt gaccgagctg taccagccgc
    15181 gtagtggcat cgaaggcagc gacctgactg tcgaaatcga cataggcatg gggtgttttg
    15241 ctgtcactca tccccatggt cacaaaggga aacgcgtttt gttgcagata cgcgatgcgt
    15301 ggatcaccgc gcaacgtacc tgagaatatg accccatcag ccagcccatc ctgaacgatc
    15361 cgcgccagaa ctgtcatcgc gtccgggata tccgcaacgt tgaacacgct catttcataa
    15421 cgcgatccct gtaaagccga agagataccg gccagaacgc gggtgaactc caccccttcc
    15481 cattcctctg ccgcgtccgg cgacacgctg accaaaacgg caacgcggta agatttgttg
    15541 gtgcgcagtt ttaacccgtc catgttgacg cgatagccaa gccgggtggc ggcgagctca
    15601 atctcctgcc gtgttttttc ccggaccgac gctgccccgc gcagcgcgtt cgagacggtg
    15661 cctacggaat atcccgtttc tttcgcgatg gacttgatcg tcgcgcgcgc cactacccga
    15721 cctccgctgc aagctgtcgc atcaggaagg ttcgccccgt tcgcaaggtt tccgcgtggt
    15781 ttagcgtttc gtcatgttca acgaacaaat cagagcacgg gctgcttgcg agaatgcgca
    15841 gcacacgggg ccaatccacc acgccctgcc ccggattgcg ccaacgctcg tccccctgac
    15901 ctgccgacgg ttctgcatcc ttggcatgga ccgaaacaat ccggtcggaa taacgctgca
    15961 acagtattgc cggatcttgc tgcgaaaccg ccagccaccc gatatcgggc tgccagtaaa
    16021 ggttttcatg cgacaaaata aggtccagag gcgtttcccc ggggcgtccg gtcaggtcaa
    16081 aatcgtgatt atggtaagcg aggcacgccc catgcgccac cagccgggta gcccaagccg
    16141 ccaaccggcc cgacacgtcc atccatccct cggacgtgtc gggccgcgcc tcgggtgaca
    16201 gccaaggcat gacagccacc tggcatttca ataggctcaa cagatcgaga atctcgtcaa
    16261 accgcgtttc aaactcttcc cagtcgaaat gggccgagcg cacggttaaa ccagaacgta
    16321 cgacctgccg caccatgtcc cgaggggcca gatcatgaaa cccgatcgtt tcgatatctg
    16381 tgaacccgca ggcaccaacc aggttaagct gggacgccag atccccaacc tgccggacag
    16441 tatatagttg cgctgctata cgcatttccc gggcttatcc tgaattgaaa cgtttcaatt
    16501 aggttgaaac agctggacca cacttgtcaa gacaagggtt cagcggtgca ttcttcgcct
    16561 gagccagatg atttttcgca atgatgttta ccttatctga cggggataac gattcaggta
    16621 ttgttagcgc taccattttt tgatatcgcc gacttcatga aacagaacca gaatgccaaa
    16681 taaacgggcc gcagcagtga atgccccacg tgaaactgga atgccggagg tcaagctgat
    16741 aggtggcacc cctaccggtc ccgcccaaca ggtactgatc atgcaaaaca cccgcgctga
    16801 tttccccaag gacttcctct ttggctttgc gacctctggc ggtcacaaaa aatccgagcc
    16861 gcaagccctt gaccctgtgc ttaaggccgg atttgactgc tatcgctttt cgatcatttg
    16921 ggcacatgtt ctgcccgacg gccaaggatc ggtgaaacag gctgggttgg acgactacga
    16981 tcgcctgatc gataccctgc tggaacacgg cattcggccc tgtgcgacgt tgtgcggcaa
    17041 ggaacttcct ttggcactgg ccgatctggg gggctggcga aaccgcgata gtacgggctg
    17101 gcttgccgac tataccgaga ccatcatgag ccgaatcggt gatcgcatgt tcagtgttgc
    17161 gccaatagat gcgcctgcgt ttcttggcga tctgtacctt gatgccacgg gctcgtgcga
    17221 cgcccgcacc gccgcgcgca ggatgcatca catgctgctg gcgcatggcc gctcaattga
    17281 ggcaatgcgc gggctgggca tgaccaatct gggagtggaa atccccctag cctcgaccaa
    17341 aaaccgttgt caaaccttcg acctgttaag cggcatcttc aacaacgcct acccaaaaag
    17401 tacgttgacg gatttggagc agtacctgcc ggagggctgg caaagcgatt tcgacactat
    17461 cagcaccccc gtcgattggt gcgggctgaa ttgcgacgcc tacgggcaga tcgacccctt
    17521 ggccctgacc cggatccaga aaaaatacac gaaagacctg cccatctatc tcatcgaaac
    17581 gggcagttcg gaacgccaac agggttcttc cgggattttc cagcatctac aaatcgtgca
    17641 gaacgctctg gagcaaagcc tgccggtaaa aggctgtttc ttccgcacaa cggcgacaga
    17701 cgtgcatact ctgcggccaa cgttggaagg cggcgcggtg tcgctgcctc tcgcgcagcc
    17761 caccggtgtc atgcatgaac actggaacct ggtcgccgat attggcggca ccaatacgcg
    17821 actgggcgtg atctcggacg gcaagctgac cgacctccgc aagtacccca caggtgccct
    17881 gcccgaattg ctcgaggcgt ttcacagcct gcgcgacgag atcggcacag atccgcgcgc
    17941 cgtcgtcgcc gcaggggccg ggccggtgaa ggacggaacc atccgcctga ccaacgcaaa
    18001 cctcgatctg tccgagagtg atatcggcag ggccaccggc gcgcagcata cctttgtgat
    18061 caatgatttc actgctgccg catggtccgt tgccgaagtc accggcgacg atgtcgaagt
    18121 tctgcaaggg gctacgacac cgcccccagg cacaaggctg gtggttgggt caggcaccgg
    18181 actcggcgtc ggagccctgc ttttttcgga agggcgttac cacacagcat cgggagaagg
    18241 aggccatatc ggcctgtcgc cccgccacgt cgatgaggtc gagattttcc gcgcggcccg
    18301 ccagatcgct ccggattgct tctttgacga tactctggtg ttagaggccg aaatgttcct
    18361 tagcggcacc ggtctgccga tcctgtacca agccgctggc atggcagccg gtcaggccga
    18421 tacaccagtg cgcagcgcca gagacattct ggatgacgcc cgcgcgcaaa cagacccgat
    18481 cgcggtgaga accgccgata tgttcactgc tcacttgggc gcggtcatgg gcgatttggc
    18541 cgtcgtgctc atgcccaccg gtggcatttt ccttgtcggc ggcgttgcca aaaaaaaccg
    18601 ctggctgttc caacaagcat tccgcgacgc gttcaacgcg ggtggccggt tcagcgatct
    18661 gcggcgcaca ttcaacctct atgtgtcaga acaggacgaa tttggcattg ttggcgctaa
    18721 caatttctgc aaaagtgcgc tcgcgcggta gactgaccgc ccgatcccat gaattagaaa
    18781 ggacccggca tgatcttgtg ctgcggtgaa gccctgatcg acatgatccc cacgttgacc
    18841 gcttcgggtg atgaggggtt tgtgccccat tcgggcggtg ccgttttcaa tacggctgtt
    18901 gcattgggac gactgggggc accagccggg ctgctgacag gcttgtcttc ggatatgttc
    18961 gggcaacagc tcgcctcggc cctgcaggcc agccatgtgg acgacaacca tgtgatccgc
    19021 tcggaccgcc caacgacgtt ggcctttgtg cagttgaaag acgggcacgc aacctacagc
    19081 ttcatggatg aaaactcggc cgggcggatg cttttgcccg aggacatgcc aaaccagtta
    19141 ccagcggtat ccgcactgta cttcggcggg atcagcctgg cctgcgaacc ctgcgcggat
    19201 gcttatgccg cgcttttgga caaacacggg gcggatcggg cggtgatgat tgatccgaat
    19261 atccgtccgg acttcatcaa ggaccagacc cgttatcgca cccggctcaa ccggatgatc
    19321 gcgcaggcgg atatcgtgaa ggtctcggat gaggatctgg actggatcgt ccctggcccc
    19381 gaaagcatcg ccgagaaagt gcctctgctg ctgcaggcag gaccggccgt tgtgattgtc
    19441 acccggggca gcgacggcgc gtctggctat ctggcggatg gatccgaaat ctcggtcccc
    19501 gttccaccgg tcgaggtggt ggacacggtc ggtgcaggcg acacattcaa cgctggcgtt
    19561 ctggctgaac tcgaacgtgc gggccaccta aacaaactcg ccctacacgc cctaactccc
    19621 gaccaactgc gtgcagccct cttaaagggt gcgaaagtcg ccgccgtcac cgtatcccgc
    19681 cccggggcaa atccgccttg ggtgcacgag ctttgaccct tgtgagaccg acatgaaacg
    19741 atccgacatc aatgccatca agaccgaggc cgaggccttt atacgctcat tcggtgcggt
    19801 tctaccgccc tttgccaact ggcctccgga acagatgcgc agcgacaagg ccgccggcat
    19861 tcgcgagcgc gggttgggtt gggatattac cgattacggg cagggccgct ttgacgaact
    19921 tggcctgttc ctattcactc tgcgcaacgg cgtagtgggc gatctgaata acggccgggg
    19981 gatgctctat gcggaaaaac tgttggtctc acgcgacaaa cagctgtcgc cgatgcaccg
    20041 ccacatcatc aaggccgagg atatcatcaa ccggggcggc ggcgatctgg tgatggaaat
    20101 ctatgcctcg gacgccgaag gcggcattga ccgcgataac cccgttatcg tgcccagcga
    20161 tggctgcccg gtcacgatca aacccggcga gctgctacgc ctgaaacctg gcgaaagcgt
    20221 cacccttatg cctggcatct ggcacgcgtt ctgggccgaa aagggcgatt gcctgatcgg
    20281 agaggtctcg accgtcaatg acgaccgcac cgataacgtg ttcgaagatc cgatcccgcg
    20341 gttcgccacc atcgaagaag acgccgcgcc cgatttcctt ctggtcgcgg actactattc
    20401 ctgaaaaaag ataagtccct tttcctaaac cggaaaagcg cattaacatg gtccttgaag
    20461 ccggggttga gggtgttagc ctcaacccgc gcgcacccat tgcaagagga ccggtcccat
    20521 ggtcacgaaa gccgagcttg aagcccaggt cgccgatctg cgccgccaat tggacgagca
    20581 aaaggcggcc agccaacagg cacctgaacc agagccgcat gacacagtgg ccgacagaat
    20641 tgctgaaaac ttcgacaact ggtccggtca gttggaagaa gccctgaccg aattggaaga
    20701 cttgccgcaa aaacgaccga tcctgtttgc gcttggtatt ttcacgcttg gctatttgct
    20761 aggccggtcc cggtaggagc cagatcatga gccgcatttc ccgcaatatc tcgatcattc
    20821 tgcgcgccga acggctgatc gcgcaacgcc atgtggcggt ggccgcacgt cgcaccggtt
    20881 tctatgccgc agcggggctg gccgtagggc tggcggtcat catgctgaat gtggccgggt
    20941 ttttctggct gtctgcaatc ctgtcaaaac cgctggcggc cctgattatg gccggggcca
    21001 acctgctgct ggcgctgatc cttgcgctgg tggccaatac gcagaacgcg caggccgata
    21061 caacggcggc ggtggagctg cgcgacatgg ccttgcagga catcgagacc gagatcaaag
    21121 acaccctgtc cgaggcgcgc ggcaccgtag caggcctcag gcgcgacccg ctgggcgcgc
    21181 tgacgcccga tgtcatcagc acgatcctgg ggatgttggt cagatacgcc cggcggcgaa
    21241 aaaacaagcc ggaccaatag agcgtttaca tcattcgcgc tgcggcgcgg gcaatcacca
    21301 tctcttcgtt cgttgggatc gtaaggattc gaacacggct gaagtcagtc gaaagaaccg
    21361 tgccgccatc ggcgtttctg ttgggatcca tctcgatccc gatccagcgc attccctcgc
    21421 aaaccctttg tcggatctga gccgcgttct cgcctatccc gcctgtaaaa accaaggcat
    21481 ccagcccttc cagcgcggcg gacaacgccc caagttcacg gcgtatacgg aaaacgtagt
    21541 agtcgatcgc gcgacgcgct tcgggcgttt ccgcagccaa aagagtgcgc atatcggacg
    21601 acattcccga caggccaagc aggccagact tgcgatagag catttcggcg atttcatctg
    21661 cactcatgcc ctcctgctgc atcatgtaaa gcacgacacc tgggtccagc tgtccgctgc
    21721 gggtgcccat cggcaatccg tccagcgcag aaaagcccat ggtcgaggca agcgcccgtc
    21781 caccagagac cgcgcacata gatgccccgt ttcccagatg ggcgataacc acgcggccgt
    21841 catacaggct cggggcaatt tccttcagtt tctgcgtgat gtaatcatag ctcaggccat
    21901 gaaacccgta acggcgcaca cccttgtcat aatagctttg cggcaacgcg aaagtgtcgt
    21961 tgacccacgg gtgtgtccgg tgaaaggcag tgtcgaaaca ggcaacctga accgtgtcgg
    22021 gaaaggcggc gctggccgcc tgaattccgg caaggctata gggttggtgc agcggggcaa
    22081 aaggaacaaa ctcggccagt gtttcaacaa ctttttcgtc gatccgcacg ggctcggaat
    22141 aaacggttcc accatgaacg acccggtgac caatagcgcg gatgtgaatg tccggaagat
    22201 actcctgtgc catatccaga aaggcctgaa tggcaccatc atgccctttg gcgtcggtaa
    22261 gcggctggtc gactgaccgc cctccggagg attccgccaa cagtcgagga gcatccccca
    22321 agcgttcaat ctggccatgc caccgcattc tgggacggtt gccctcgccc agttcataca
    22381 gcccaaattt caacgaagaa gatccggcgt tcaacgccag gacatggtca gccatggatt
    22441 ttacctttgt tcgcccgtgc atgcagcgca gcaacagcgc aagaagccag ccgcgacgcg
    22501 tcatcatccg cccgtgatgt caaaatgatt ggcacagcgg caccaacaac gatccccgcc
    22561 gcctcagcgt gcgagatata ggtcagctgt ttcgccacca tattccccgc ctcgatattc
    22621 ggagccacca gaatatccgc ggctccggcg acctcggagg taatgccctt ggtgcgcgcc
    22681 gcgttcagat caatcgcgtt gtccatcgcc agagggccat cgaccagacc gcctgtgatc
    22741 tgcccgcgct cggccatttt cgacagcagc gcagcatcca cagacgaggg catatgcggg
    22801 ttgatcgtct caaccgccga caaaacgcca accttcggcg tttcgatccc gatggaatgc
    22861 gccaagtgga tagcgttctg tacgatatcg gccttggttt ccaggtcggg ggcgatgttg
    22921 actgccgcat ccgtcaccat aataggccgt gacatgccag gcacatccat tacgaacaca
    22981 tgtgacaggc gccgccctgt ccgcagcccc ctgtcccgac gcaacaccgc gcgcagcagc
    23041 acatccgtat gcaaatgccc cttcatcaag gtctgcgcct tgccttcgac cacaaggtca
    23101 accgcgcgat gggcagcgat ttcatggctg ttggcctcga tgatttcgat ccccgacaga
    23161 ctggcaccca gttcggccgc agcagcggcg atcttgtccg ggtcacccaa caggatcggc
    23221 gtgatgatgc ccttggcctt gcccagcagc gcacccccca gcgagttcgg ctcttccggg
    23281 gcaaccactg cggtgggcat cgggtccatc ggcgcggcct gtgcgatcag cgcgtcgaag
    23341 tgacggtggc gctgaacgat caggccgggc acctccaccg agtcgaaggt catgtgcttg
    23401 gctggcggcg tcacctgaac ctcgccgctg agaaccagag cattatcgcc gacgcggcgc
    23461 acttcggtgg cacacagcaa atcaccatcc tcgcgctttt cagtcacggt gacaaaagcg
    23521 gtaacttcgt cgccggctat aacaggcagg tggaaagaca ggttcgccca ccgagtctgc
    23581 gttcccgcgc cgggcaggat gttacccaga accgccgcga tcagaccagc cggccacagg
    23641 gccggggcaa ctgcctcggg gcggccgtcg ccatcgccgt cgtagcccgc caaatgcagc
    23701 gggttgtgat cgcccgatgc cgaagcaaaa gcgtaaaggt cgtcgatcgt acataggcgc
    23761 gtcacctgcg cttcgtcgcc tacttccacc tgcgcgtaag tgcggttttc ttctatcttc
    23821 attgctgttt ggccttgttc actgcagcag ccttgcgcgc ccgggatttg ggggcaggct
    23881 tggtcgtggc atcggatttc ttttcaacct cagcaagatc gagtgtctcg tacagcgcct
    23941 gcgccatccc tacaagttcg ggcgacgggt ccgggatatc gcccagaaca cgcttgatca
    24001 gatccacagc ctgttttctt tcagacgcac gcggcagcag atcgggcaac gagcccatcg
    24061 cgccctgttc gtcaatagtc acgatcacgc tctgttcgtg caacatccgc tgacgttgtt
    24121 cgacagtcag attcttgaag ggtgcttcat tcctgaacac atgtgcccat cggtgcagaa
    24181 tctcggcccg gaagctctga ttgctggcac ccagcaggat cagcaggcgg atcacagcct
    24241 cgggcaggcc gccctgtttc atatgcgcca gcgcagcctc gacctgcggc aacgagcgga
    24301 gggattcagg gtctggcaag gtgcggtgcg ccgcgtattt cttaccgaac caggtcgcca
    24361 gtggcccacc ccagagcgta aagaacgcgg cctcatacca cgcatcgcgc aggtcccggt
    24421 tcagatccat ggcctgttcg atccaatcgg cggtcagttt ctcaagctca aggaaaggat
    24481 tgtccggcgc ggcaggttcg cgctgctcgc gcactgtatc ggccagatgc tccacgccct
    24541 tcattacagg gttcgcagag gacatggcag cccgctgcac gcgcaggggg tgcagatcgc
    24601 gcaaggcctt cgcgcccatc ggtgtggaca gggaccgaac aaccggacgc ccgaaggttt
    24661 catagacatt ggcctgcacc tcggacatat gcgccacggc ggcaaagctg gcttcgtcct
    24721 cctgcccatc gtccagcgcg gccacatctt ccagggtacg gtcatggaac cgaacctcaa
    24781 accgtttgtc ctgaccttct ccttctatgt tctcgatcac catctcatag agacctggcg
    24841 ccatcgcttc gaccgtttcc agagtcgagg ccagctcggt atgctccttg cgcgccactt
    24901 tggacgaaac aaaaatgccc agatggccga cctcgtcatg cagcatgtag atgatccgct
    24961 gcccgcgcag acgaatttcc tcttcgtcgg cataagtggc ggcaatccag ttcagcgcct
    25021 gctgcggtgg agtgatgtta tcgccctggc tggcgaagac aaagatcggg ccctttatct
    25081 ccttgatgtc caccggaaca cctggctcca actgcgcggt gttcttgacc aaccggtttc
    25141 cgacaaacag ctgctcgaca atccagtgga tttctgcctc gttcaggatg aaatagccac
    25201 cccaccagcg ttcaaagtcg atgaagcgtt tccagcccgc ttcggggtcg cgatagaggt
    25261 cgaaatactt gccaaaatag ttccggctgg ggttcaactg ttcgaagttc atcacaagat
    25321 tagcaccgtc gaacgtgccc gcacccaggt cggaccacag catcggttgc cacgtgcccc
    25381 ccagaacgcc agcgttgtag cgcatggggt tctcgcccac ctcgcctgac cacggcgcaa
    25441 ccggcgcacc gttcaggatc aacggcccgg tcaggtccgg attgcaggcg gccatcagca
    25501 aggtcgccca tccgccctga cagttccccg tcaccacggg ctgagggctg tccgggtggc
    25561 gcgcccgcac ggtgcggaca aaaccggcct cggcgtgcat gatatcggca agggtctggc
    25621 cgggcaccgg atcacgccca aaactaacga aatacaccgg atggcctttc gacagggcaa
    25681 cgcccacctg actgtcctgc ttgaaacccc cgatcccacc accatgaccc gcgcgcggat
    25741 caatgatgat ataggggcgt ttcgtatcca caactgtcac acccttgggc ggcaggatgc
    25801 gcagcaattg gtaattgcag gcgcgtttca gggactttcc gtcgactatg atctcgtagt
    25861 cataaaccag taccgggggg cagcctgcag cctcatgctc cagaaacaca tcgccacgtt
    25921 cgcgcagcgc gtccatggtc aacaccaccc gctgcgaggc gtccttcaga taggccgccc
    25981 agtcttttac catggattgc gaaccctcaa ggcgctgcga cacatcggca aatccctgta
    26041 tcaggtcacg ggtgcgttcc gagtgagttt cggcgatctt tgtcgactgc aaccgcacag
    26101 atttggccag caggtgccac tgcacccccg actgatccag cgcacgggtc acaatatcaa
    26161 acgtccggtc ctgtaccgct gccgcatcct gcgccatctc tgaacctagt ttcagcgagg
    26221 tcttctggac attcgaaatc atgagcctct tcctttccca gtccggtttc aggcgttgac
    26281 acctttcgcc aatggcaggt gataggcgag accgaagaca accgctctgg ttccgtccag
    26341 tctgaacatt cagcccaccc ttccgtgcat tctgcaacgc agcatactga gtttcgatat
    26401 gggactcaaa ctcaatgccg caatgccgca tagcaagaaa aattgacaat ggtgttttgc
    26461 cctcggcagg ggcgtttagg cggattcttc gctagaaccg ctgcgaaccg ttgacccatt
    26521 cttcccctcg caaccgcagc ggcaatccgg aacaatcaga ggtatacaaa gcgatgaaaa
    26581 ataaagctct cgtttatgat ctggatcaaa attcatcacc tttagaaacg ctattgaggt
    26641 accgtagaaa aagaatcaaa cgcgaacagt ccagccgaat gagccagatg acgagccgcc
    26701 gggcgtttct aagcgccagc atgttccggg aggacagtaa tactgttcga ccgccgggtt
    26761 cggtcgtgcc gggctttgtg gatcagtgct ccaaatgcgg agactgcgcc gaggcctgcc
    26821 ccgagaacgt gattgcgatt ggccaggatg gttttccggt gtttcagccc ggcgacgatc
    26881 cgtgtacgtt ctgtggcgat tgcgccaagg cctgtccgac ggatgccctg caaatcgaac
    26941 gcctggccga ctggtcttgg cgcgcagcca ttctggatgc ctcgtgcttg tccatgaacg
    27001 gcgtcagctg ccgcatctgt caggacaatt gcgagcagaa tgccatccgg ttcaggctgc
    27061 aactgggcgg acgggcggaa cccgcactgg atgctgagac ctgcaatgga tgcggtgcct
    27121 gcgtggcgct ctgccctgtc gatgctgtcg cgtttgaacg tcggccaata actcaaatgg
    27181 aaacggttca atgaatatct gcggttgcct tgcacatgtc gcacaagaac agaccgacgc
    27241 cgccgcgcaa acgatgcggg acacgccggg cgtcgaagtt catgcccaag cagaagatgg
    27301 ccgtttcgtc atcgttgtcg aagacacacc cgaccgcctt gcgtccgaga tcatcatgga
    27361 tctgcatcag atccccggag tgatttcact gacgctgact tatcatcatt tcgaggatct
    27421 cgcggaaagc gctccgcatc ccgaggcccc aagccaaacc accagccgga ggctcacgct
    27481 atgactactt cagaatctcg ccggacattt ctcaaggcct cagcggccgc tgccactgcg
    27541 tcagccgcag gcatccctct ggccaccggt caggccaatg cgcaaaccgg ggcccccgat
    27601 atccgctggg acaaggcggc ctgccgcttc tgcggcacag gttgctcggt tctggtcggc
    27661 acaaaggacg gccgcgttgt cgccacccag ggcgacccgg acgcgccagt caaccgcggc
    27721 ctgaactgca tcaagggcta tttcctgtct aagatcatgt acggtaagga tcgcctgacc
    27781 acgccgctgc tgcgtaaatc gaacggcgtc tatgacaaga acggtgaatt cgagccagtc
    27841 agctgggacg aagccttcga tgtcatggcc gcaaaatgga aagaggctct ggccaagaaa
    27901 ggcccgacca gcgtcggcat gttcggctct ggccaatgga cggtctggga aggttatgcc
    27961 gccgccaaga tgatgaaggc cgggttccgg tcgaacaaca ttgaccccaa cgcacgccac
    28021 tgcatggctt cggccgttgt cggctttatc cgaaccttcg gcatcgacga gccgatgggc
    28081 tgctatgacg atctcgagca cgcggacacc ttcgtgctct ggggttctaa catggccgag
    28141 atgcacccga tcctgtggtc gcgcctgact gacacccgcc tgaccaaacc gggatgtgag
    28201 gtgcatgtac tgtcgacctt tgaacaccgc tcgttcgagt tggccgacaa cggcatggtc
    28261 ttcaacccgc agaccgactt ggcgatcctg aactatatcg ccaactacat catccagacc
    28321 ggcgcggtga acgaagagtt cgtcaaaaac cacgtcaaca tcaccaaaac cgctaccgat
    28381 atcggttatg gcctgcgcga caaccacccg ctgcagcaag aggccgccaa ccccaatgtc
    28441 ggcaagatgg aaccgatcag ctttgaagaa tatgccgaag cggtcgcgcc atacacactg
    28501 gaatacaccg cagagctttc gggcgtgccc gccgaccggc tggaaaaact ggccaagcaa
    28561 tatgccgacc cgaaccgcaa ggtcatgagc ctgtggacca tgggcttcaa ccagcacacc
    28621 cgcgggtcgt gggtgaactc gctgatgtac aacgtgcacc tgcttgtcgg taagatttcg
    28681 gaaccgggca actcaccctt ctcgctgacc ggtcagccct cggcctgcgg caccgcgcgt
    28741 gaggttggca cctttgccca ccgtctgccc gccgacatgg tcgtgatgaa cgacaaacac
    28801 cgtgaaatct gcgaaaccgc ctggaacgta cccgctggca ccatcccggc caagcccggc
    28861 ttccacgccg tgctgcagca ccgcaaactg aaagatggcg acctgaatgc ctattgggtg
    28921 cagtgcacca acaacatgca ggccgcgccc aacatcaacg aagaaggcta tcccggctat
    28981 cgcaacccgg aaaacttcat cgccgtatcc gacccctatc cgacagtcac agccgtttcc
    29041 gccgacctga tcctgcccac cgcaatgtgg gtcgaaaagg aaggcgccta tggcaacgcc
    29101 gaacgccgca cccagttctg gcggcagcag gtcaaagcac cgggcgaggc caagtcggac
    29161 ctgtggcagg tcatggaatt ctcgaaacgc tttaccgtag aagaagtctg gggcgaggaa
    29221 ctgctggcca ccatgccgga gcatcgcggc aagaccatgt atgaggtgct gttcgccaat
    29281 ggtgcgatcg acaaataccc cctgtccgag accgccgaag gctttgacaa tgatgaatcc
    29341 gagcatttcg gctattacgt ccagaagggc ttgttcgagg aatacgccga attcgggcgc
    29401 ggccatgcgc atgatctggc cccgttcgaa acctatcacg aggcccgcgg cctgcgctgg
    29461 cccgtcgtgg acgggaaaga gacgctctat cgcttccgcg agggctatga cccctatgtg
    29521 cccgaaggcg caggcgtgaa gttctacggc aagaaggacg gcaaggccaa tatcatcttt
    29581 gccccctacg agcccgccgc cgaagaaccg gatgaggaat tcgatctgtg gctgtgtacc
    29641 ggtcgcgtgc tggaacactg gcattcaggc tcgatgacgc gccgggtacc ggaactgcac
    29701 cgcgcctacc cgaacgcagt cgtctatatg cacccgcagg acgccaagga tcggggtctg
    29761 cggcgcggtc aggaaattgt tctgtcgacg cgtcgcggcg aggtcaccag ccgggtcgag
    29821 acccgcgggc gcaacaaggc accgcgcggt ctggtcttca tgccgtggtt cgacgagcat
    29881 cagctgacca acaagctgac gctggacgca acctgcccgc tgtcgaaaga aaccgacttc
    29941 aagaaatgcg cgtgtaaggt agaacgcgcg taaccgggaa ggatcgcaaa ggtagtcccc
    30001 atgtccctga ccggtactcc tctctcgccg caacggcgcc gattcctgca ggattcggca
    30061 cgcgcggcag gcggctgcgt ggtcgccggg tcgttgctgg cctggttggc ccgcgatgcc
    30121 cgcgcgctgc cggccgaggc attgcgcccg cccggcgcgt taccggaaca ggagttcctg
    30181 tcggcctgca tccgctgtgg gctatgcgtg cgggactgcc cttacgacac cttgaaactg
    30241 gccgaacttg gggccgatgc cgttgcaact ggcacgccct atttcacggc gcgcgacgtg
    30301 ccgtgtgaaa tgtgcgacga cataccttgc gtcgccgcct gccccaccgg tgcgctggac
    30361 ccggggctgg acaatatcga tgacgcagaa atgggcgtgg cggttctggt cgaccaggag
    30421 aactgcctga acttcctcgg gctgcgctgc gacgtctgtt atcgtgtttg ccctgtcatt
    30481 gatgaggcga ttacgttgga aaccgcacac aatgaccgct ctggtcacca tgcgatgttc
    30541 attccgactg tccatgcgga tcgttgcact ggttgcggca tgtgcgaaaa aagctgcgtt
    30601 ctgcccgaag ccgcgatcaa ggttctgccc acaagactgg cgcgcggcag cagtgcggac
    30661 cactaccgca aaggctggga agaaaaagag acccatggcg gcccccttgt ggacggcctc
    30721 atcgacctgc ccgaccgcct gccggggccg ggcacggaca atctggccac accgggcggt
    30781 tttgctccca cctatgatct tccgggggta ggacaatgag cgcccgcacc cacctgccgg
    30841 tcggacagga ggccaaggcc accaaaggtt ggatcggcgc gcaccgttat ttgctgctac
    30901 gccgagcaag tcagctgttc tttctggccc tgttcctgct gggcccctgg ttcggcatct
    30961 gggtcgtaca gggcaccctt gccggatcgc tgacccttgg tgtgctgcct ctgaccgatc
    31021 ctctggttct gttgcagagc atcgtggccg ggcattggcc cgaactgacc gccctgcttg
    31081 gtggagtgat cgtactggtc gcctatgcgc tgatcggcgg ccgcgtctat tgttcctggg
    31141 tctgcccgat caacccggtg accgacgcgg caaactggct gcaccgccgg ctggatttgc
    31201 cgaaaggctg gcaaccaaaa cgcaacaccc gtctttggat tttggcgaca gttctgatcg
    31261 tctcgggcct gaccggcgtg atcgcgtggg agttggttaa cccgatcacc atgctgcacc
    31321 gcgggctgat cttcggcgcc ggatttgtct gggcgctgat tgctgcgatc ttcgtatttg
    31381 acctggtcgt cgcgcgccac ggctggtgcg gccatatctg cccggtcggc gccttctatg
    31441 gcctgatcgg cagcaaaagc ctgctgcgtg tcagcgccgc caatcggacg gcctgcgatg
    31501 actgcatgga ttgctatgcg gtttgccccg aaaaccagat catttcgccc gcattgaagg
    31561 gcaagcccag cacgacaccg ctgatcctgt cgccggactg caccaattgc ggtcgctgta
    31621 tcgatgtatg cgccgtcgat gtcttcaaat ttactcaccg gttcgacgac cacgtcgtcg
    31681 caccttccga tccagttccc gcgcctgagc cgcgcgaagc cagacctatc taagggagtg
    31741 ccaagatgaa aaaatcaatc gtgacaggcg gaattaccct gatccccgtt ttgctcctga
    31801 gcgggttcgc ccttgcccag tcagcccagg tagaaaccct gcgcggggcg gaggtggatg
    31861 aacccatccc cctgcaccag atccacaagg atgtcgaagg gcggatgcag cgcaactatc
    31921 gtcaacaacc gccactgatc ccgcattcgg tcgagcagta ccagatcgac gtgcgcacca
    31981 atcaatgcct ttcctgccat gactggacca aagccggcga ccgcaacgcg ccgactctgt
    32041 cgatgaccca ttatctggat cgcgacggca acgagttgga ccaagtcgca ggcacccggt
    32101 atttctgcaa ccagtgccac gtgcctcagg cggatgctcc tgcgttggtc gacaacgttt
    32161 ttgaaccctc gtccggcaac taatccaacg caagtctgaa aggagcacca acatggcaga
    32221 ctcccccgaa aaacgcggat ggataggccg catctggaac gcaatctgga caccggctgt
    32281 catgttcagc tcgggctttt tgatcttggc aggttttctg gccggtatcc tgttctgggg
    32341 cgggttccac tggacgctgg aactgaccaa tactgaggaa ttctgtacct cgtgccacac
    32401 gatggaaacc aacctgggcg agtatcgcga gacgatccat tacaataacc actcgggcgt
    32461 gcgcgcgatc tgttccgact gccacgtgcc gcatgagtgg aaccacaaga tcaaggccaa
    32521 gatcatggcc gtcaaggacg tctaccacga gctggcaggc actatcagca cgcctgaaaa
    32581 atacgaagag catcggctga gcatggcctc ggccgtctgg aaaaagatga aggcgtcaga
    32641 cagccgcgaa tgccgaaact gtcacaattt cgactacatg gactttacca tccaggaaac
    32701 ccgtgccgcg tctgaacacc agcgcgcaat cgacaacaac atgacctgca tcgactgcca
    32761 ccagggcatc gcacacacac tgccgccgaa ctaccttgag acctatcagc agatcaccga
    32821 ggagctggcc ggcgcgccat cgggcaagct tcagcaccag gtggcggatg gcagcgctga
    32881 aatccggtca ttcttgacca atcaggcgga ataagagggg caagatatgc tggaacttct
    32941 gggaacaatc ggggccaaca ttatcagcct gccaggtatt ctgggtcttg cgctgggaat
    33001 gatgacacgg cgtgtgtggc tgggcggcct gatgggtggc gcagttggcg tgatggaaac
    33061 gcttgtcttt gcccattgga actttgccaa tgtcgagacg attgagcttt tgattgcggt
    33121 tgtcgtcggt ctgtgcgcgg gttcgctggg ctcagccatc cgcatcaagg gcacaacagc
    33181 gtaaaagttc ggacctgttc aatgttcacc cgacgcttgg cgtcgggtga acatatttct
    33241 gggggtggac gtcacgcccc tacattgacc accattttac cgaaattccc gccgctgagc
    33301 agttggttca gcgcatccgg cgcattttct aggccatcga ccatgtgttc tttgtactgg
    33361 atagatccat cggcgatcca accggtcata tcacggcgga attcctcata aactgcgcgt
    33421 gtgaagctgt cgaaaataat gaagccttgc atttttacct tcatgcgtag cagcgtgccc
    33481 atgattgccg ggcccatgtc cggcccatcg ggcaatcccg gcaggttgta ccaggcgacg
    33541 actccacaga ccggcacccg agcaaagggg ttcagcagcg gcagcaccgc atacaagacc
    33601 ttaccgccga cattttcaaa atagacgtca attccgtccg ggcaggcctg ttgcaactgc
    33661 tcggcgaaat ccggcgtctt gtgatcgaca caggcgtcaa accccaaatt cttaacgaca
    33721 tgcgcgcatt tttccgcacc accggcgaca cctacaaccc ggcatccttt aagctttgcg
    33781 atttgcccga cagtcgcccc gaccggaccc gcagcagctg caaccaccac agtttctccc
    33841 ggcttcggct caccgatttt caacagtcca gcataggcgg tgtagccggg catcccgagg
    33901 atacccaaag cccaggacgg gtttttcgga gatttgccaa ggttcatcgc ttcggtcccg
    33961 tcagaaatcg catagtcctg ccatccgcta ccggacagga cataatcccc ggcctcaaac
    34021 ccatccaaat tcgaaatcac gacctgcccc acaacctgcg cagtcatgac gccaccaatg
    34081 gccacaggtt ctgcatatga tttcgcatcg ttcatacgcc cacgcatgta ggggtccaga
    34141 gacaggtaca cagtgcgcac cagcatttca ttcggtccgg ggctcggaac ctcggtcgtg
    34201 gccatgcgca gcgtgttttc gtccggccgg ccgctggggc gttcgttcaa aacgatctga
    34261 cggttgacat ctggggattg cgccatttca tgtctccttt gtttggtctc gccctgcgac
    34321 cagggtttgc ttagacactg tgcagaaagc tctcgggctc gcaatgcaat acaccctgtc
    34381 cctgactcaa cctccgctac ggaaagctgt tggcgtctga ccgaattccg ccttgaacgc
    34441 ccgggtcatg gcgctggcgt tctcataccc gcagcgaccg gcgatttccg cgatggactg
    34501 ttccgtttct tccgccagtt tacgtgcaag attcaggcgc agacgccggt acagcgcttg
    34561 tggcgtggtc ttcagttcgg cctgaatccg cccttcaagt cgcttttgcg agcagccgct
    34621 tttgcgggca acgtccttga tcgtcaaagg tgtttccaag tttgcctgca tcaaggtcag
    34681 cgcccggttg accagagtgt cctcggattt gagcggcagc gtgtaatgat ccgcaccacc
    34741 ccggctcatc agcagatgcg cgacctccat cgacaacagc ggcccgtgat ctcgacgaat
    34801 tagggccgag gcgagatcaa acgccgccat cgccccggaa catgtcagcc ggttgccgtc
    34861 gatgacaaac cgctcctgga ccgcgttgac cgagggaaag gtctcttcga accgggccag
    34921 ttcatcccag tgaatcgtcg ccctgtgatc gttcagcaac cccgcccggg ccaacagcca
    34981 gctgccggtg tccagacccg ccagctgctt gtgttttccc gcagccgaca gcactgcgcg
    35041 aatagtgtca cgcgtttcca acttgagaaa accataagat ggcatgacta ccaagacgtc
    35101 tccgcgctga tcactcaatg ccccattcgg tgtgacggca agaccgctgg agctttcaac
    35161 cggccttcta tcaatcgagc agaagtgcca cgcatacagc ctctgccgcg ccaatgtatt
    35221 tgcggcgcgc aacggctcga ccatgttggc caagcagtgg ttcgagaacc catcgaacag
    35281 cagaatgtta tattggcggg tcaaattttt tccaactctg cacaactagg ggctaagtct
    35341 gcatgccgca taaaagcgca atgccgtttc ctgcgtcaat cacctatcta aggaaacgcg
    35401 ccatgcagtt tggtctgtca gaagaacagg aaatgatcgt ttcgactgtt cgcagcttcg
    35461 tcgaaaacga aatctacccg cacgaagccg aggttgaacg caccggtcac gtcccgcatg
    35521 agttgggcaa aaagatcaag cagaagtgta tcgaccttgg cttctacgcc tgcaacttcc
    35581 ccgaagaggt tggcggcgcc ggtctgtcgc atctcgactt cacgctggtc gagcgtgaac
    35641 tgggccgagg atcgatggcg ttaacgcact tctttggccg tccgcagaac atcctgatgg
    35701 cctgtaacga cgagcagcgt gaacgctatc tgctgcccgc cgtacgtggc gagaaaatgg
    35761 acgcgctggc gatgaccgag ccggatgcgg gctcggatgt gcgcggcatg aaatgtcagg
    35821 ccgtgcgcga tggcggggac tgggtcgtca atggctccaa acacttcatc tcgggcgcgg
    35881 agcacgcgga tttcttcatc gtcttcatcg ccaccggcgt tgatgagacc ccgaaagggc
    35941 caaagaaacg gatcaccacc tttctggtgg atcgtggaac accggggttt gaagtgcgcg
    36001 agggctataa ctcggtcagc cacaagggct acaagaacta tatcctgtat ttcgacaatt
    36061 gccgcctgcc cgacgcacag gttttgggtg aagttgatgg cggctttgcc gtgatgaacg
    36121 aatggcttta tgccacccgt ctgacggttg cggccttctc ggtcggtcgc gcgcgccgct
    36181 gctttgacta cgctctgaac tatgccgccg agcgcaaaca attcggtcag cccatcggca
    36241 aattccaggg tatcggcttc cagatcgcca acatgatcac cgagattgac gccgccgatt
    36301 ggctgaccct ggccgccgcg tggcgtctgg accaaaacct gccctcgaac cgcgagattg
    36361 cctcggccaa gctatacgcc tcggaaacgc tggcgcgggt caccgatacc acgctgcaga
    36421 tctatggtgg catgggcctg atggatgact tcccgatcga gcgtttctgg cgcgatgccc
    36481 gtgtcgaacg catctgggac ggcaccagcg agattcagcg tcacatcatc agccgcgatc
    36541 ttctgcgtcc cctcggcgca tgagaccacg tcccggcggt gagtgggttc cggcaggtta
    36601 cgctctcatc ctgttcagac ccgctcgccg ccgggggcat ttccaatgac tcgatcagga
    36661 ctgtcgatga acaaagatct tacccggctg ctgcgcccga aaaccattgc cgtcattggg
    36721 ggcggcgcct ggtgccaaca ggttattctg caatccgaac gcatgggtta tgcgggtcaa
    36781 atctggccgg tgcaccccaa ggccacggaa atcgcgggtc attcggtcta tgggcacctc
    36841 gaagacctgc ccgaagcccc cgacgccgtg ttcatcggca tcaaccgcca tgccacaatc
    36901 gaggcggttc acatcctgtc cagcatgggc gcgggcggcg cggtgtgttt cgcctcgggt
    36961 ttttccgagg cggtggccga agatgacacg ggcggagacc tgcaagacca actgatcgcg
    37021 gcggccggtg acatgcccat tctgggacca aactgctatg gtttcatcaa cgcgctggac
    37081 ggcgcgctgc tgtggccgga ccagcatggg gcgaccccgg tggacaaggg cgttgcgatc
    37141 ctgacgcaaa gctcgaacat ctcgatcaac ctgaccatgc agaaacgtgg cctgccgatt
    37201 gcctatatgg tgacctgcgg gaacatggcg cagaccagcc aggccgagat cgcctcggcc
    37261 ctgatcgacg atccgcgtgt aaccgccgtg ggcttgcata tcgaaggctt caaggacatt
    37321 cgcgaatggg aagcgctggc cgccaaggcg catggtaaag gcatcccgct ggtggcgctc
    37381 aaagtcggcg catccgaaca ggcgcaggcc gccaccgtat cgcatactgc ctctctggcc
    37441 ggcagcgatg ccggggcgca ggccttgttg gaacgtctgg gtatcccgcg cctgtcggcc
    37501 ctgcccgatt tcttggaaac gctgaaactg ctgcattgct atgggccgct gccgggcggc
    37561 aacatcgcct cgatcagctg ttcggggggc gaggccagcc tgatcgcgga tatggccgtg
    37621 ggcaccggcc tgaccttccc gcgtctgacc gacgacaaga aagcccgcct gcgcgatgcg
    37681 ctcgggccga tggtcgcgct gaataacccg ctggattacc acacctatat ctggcgcgat
    37741 gaagaagcga tggccaaagc gtggtccggt atgaccggcg acgatatcga cctgaccttc
    37801 tcaatcgtcg actatccgac aactgacgcg accgactgga cctgcgcctc gcgtgcggcc
    37861 ttaaaagtcc gcgccgacac cggcgcgcgg ttcgcgattg ccgcgacatt gccggaactg
    37921 ctgcccgaag acgtcgcgga ggagctgacg gccggtggcg ttgtgccctt catgggcctg
    37981 cgcgaagcac tggccgccac ccgcgcggcg gctcaggtca cggcaccgtc cacgcatccg
    38041 gtctggctgc ccggtaccgc cgaggccagc cggaccctga ccgaaggtga atccaaacag
    38101 gcgttggccg attgtggctt gcgcatcccg cagaaccgca ccgtgcgagg cccggaagaa
    38161 gcccaggccg cagcgctgga aatggaggca cccttcgccg ttaaaggcgt tggtcttgcg
    38221 cataaatccg agcattctgc tgttcgtctg ggcgttcagg ccgacgacgt ggcaattgtt
    38281 gccgccgata taggaaccaa cgagattctg gtcgaagaga tgatcaccgg aaccgttgcc
    38341 gagctgctgg ttggcgtggt ccgcgacccg gcccacggtt ttgtgctcac cctgggtgca
    38401 ggcggtgtgc tgactgaggt tctgcgcgat accgcgtcgt tgttggtgcc cagcacaccc
    38461 gatgacatcc gcaccgccct tggcaagctg aaaattgcac cgctgctggc aggctatcgt
    38521 ggccaaccgg cggctgatat ggatgcgatc atcactgccg tagaggccgt tcaggcctat
    38581 gttatgcaaa acgccgacac gcttggcgag gtcgagatta acccgctcct ctgcacgccc
    38641 gacaaggccg ttgcggtgga tgccctcatc agaaaggcct gagatatgga cccgatcaaa
    38701 acccgccgcg aaggggcgat ccttgaggtg acgctggacc ggcccaaggc caacgccatt
    38761 gacctggtca ccagccgcag aatgggcgaa gtctttgccg aatttcgcga cgatcctgac
    38821 ctgcgcgtgg ccatccttac cggcgcgggc gagaaattct tctgccccgg ctgggacctg
    38881 aaagccgcgg cagacggtga cgcggttgat ggtgactatg gcgtcggcgg tttcggcggc
    38941 ttgcaggaat tgcgcgatct gaacaagccg gtgattgcgg cggtcaacgg catcgcctgc
    39001 ggaggcgggc tggaactggc gatctcggcg gacatgatcc tggccgcaga acatgccact
    39061 ttcgccctgc cggaaacccg ctcgggcacc gtggcagatg cggccagcgt caagctgcct
    39121 aagcgcatcc cttatcacat cgcgatggag ctgctgctga ccggccgctg gttcgatgcc
    39181 gaggaagcaa accactgggg tctggtgaac gagatcgtcg ccgccgatca gctgatggac
    39241 cgcgcgtggg agctggcccg cctgctggcc tcggggccgc cgctggtcta cgccgcgatc
    39301 aaagaggttg tgcgcgatgc cgaagacagc aagttccagg acgcgatgaa ccgcatcacc
    39361 aagcgccagc tgcgcacggt ggacgtgctt tacgccagcg acgaccagct ggaaggcgcc
    39421 cgcgcctttg cggaaaaacg cgacccggtc tggaagggca agtaagagat caacgcttcg
    39481 gcggtgtcag ccactgtgct gacatgccga agttcgactc tttcagctct tgctttgcga
    39541 tggcctgcaa atgcacctca tccggaccat cggcatagcg cagcgcccgc gcccaggtat
    39601 aactgtcggc cagcggcgta tccggcgtca tgcccatggc gccaaaaacc tgcatcgcac
    39661 gatcggttac ggtggcgtgc acattgggcg ccaccacctt gatcagcgaa atctcgcgcc
    39721 gggccgcctt tgccccaacc tgatcaatct tccacgccgc ttgcagagtc agcaaccgcg
    39781 cctgatcgat ctcaagccgc gatttagcga tccattcccg gatcacgcct tgttccgaga
    39841 gctgtttgcc aaaggtcttc cgctcctgcg cgcgttcgac catcagcgac agagccattt
    39901 cggccgcgcc gaccgagcgc atacagtggt ggatacgtcc cggccccagc cgcgcctgcg
    39961 ccagagcaaa accactgccc tcttccccca gcagattgct ggcgggtact cgaacgtcct
    40021 tgaagaccag ttccgcatgg ccctcgggat cgtgcatgtt caggatcgtg gggttgcgca
    40081 cgatctcaag accgggcgtg tccttgggca cgatcaccat actctgctgc ttgtgccggt
    40141 ccgcgttcgg atcggtcttg cccatgacga tgaacattct ggtattcgga tgacaggcat
    40201 tggtgatgaa ccacttacgg ccattgatga cgtagtcatc accctcacgc cggatcgagg
    40261 tggtgatatt ggtcgcgtca gagctggcta catccggctc ggtcatcgca aaggacgacc
    40321 gaatttcacc attgagcaac ggcaccagcc attcctcgcg ctgttcgggc gtggcaaaca
    40381 tgtgcagcaa ttccatgttg ccggtgtccg gcgcgctaca gttgaacact tcggacgacc
    40441 acgtcacctg ccccatcaac tcggccagag gggcgtattc cagattggtc agccgtgcgc
    40501 caggttcgtc gtcgcgcaag gagggcagga acaggttcca caacccttcg gcctgggcaa
    40561 gcgccttaag atcctccatg aatgagactg ggaaatcgcc tgcctcgatc tcttccttgt
    40621 ggtcgcggat gcgcggataa atatgcgcct ccataaagcg tttcagctgg tcgcggaatt
    40681 ccacagcacg aggcgatggg gcaaaatcca tggtgttccc ttttcagact gttgcggcag
    40741 accgttcctc gtaccctagc cgtgcgattg gcgtttgtga aacctgcttg caggacctca
    40801 gccgcaagtg ccgcgaggtc acgtcggttt ccgcgaaaac gcacccgttc acagctctgt
    40861 tgctcaaccc tctgcatgac ggtaagcgtc tgtgagggta cgaaaacgaa ccggaggtca
    40921 ggtgtcggat cagcagatca agaaatcgga cgacatcgcc gacaagctgt cgacgcggat
    40981 tgtccagggg gcactgaagc ccggtgaaaa gctgcggcag gacctgattg cccgagagtt
    41041 cggggtcagc caggtaaccg tgcgcgaagc tcttttgaac cttgcctcaa aggggttgac
    41101 ggttgccgta ccgcgccggg ggatgtgtgt ggcgccaatg gatcagaacg ccatacaaga
    41161 gcttcgggtg atgcggcgcg ctctggaacc ggtcgcgttg ctgcattccg tccccaacct
    41221 gacaaccaac cagatcgcgc agatcgaaca ggttcacgaa gactgcgaca gtgccaccac
    41281 cgccgatgac tgggaggacg ccaatcagcg ctttcacatg gccgtcatcg ccgcctgcaa
    41341 catgccgcgc atgatcgccg agatcagaaa tctgcaagtg ctgtatacgt ggcatttcaa
    41401 caatctgcac accgccaaat ggcgtcagcg ctcagacccg gatcatgcgg ccattctggc
    41461 cgccatcaag gatcgcgacg cggccaaggc ccgttcggta atgcagcgcc acctgacaag
    41521 attggcctag gctggctcag ccgggcttgc gcgcaatgat ccaggttggg tggtaggtca
    41581 gcgaaacgcc gaactcaccc ccgaactgcc ggacatagtc attggtgaac gccatcaggc
    41641 tggacttggt ccaggttttc tgcgcccgcc cgtttacacc ggttcggcgc aggtgttcca
    41701 acacttttcg cggcgaagaa aactgcatct gccgttccac ttcccctgca gagacaacat
    41761 ccagaatgcc ctcaacagca gcgatcagag tgcccggtgt gcacagaccc ggcgctttcg
    41821 ccgccgaccc gacctgtacc aactcgcggt attgctgcgg gccaaacccc gaaatggcca
    41881 gccaaccacc gggggccagc gccgtcgctg cgcggcgcag gaacagggcg ggatttggaa
    41941 gccactggat catagaggcc gacgcgatca gatgcggctg tgcgggccat gcgacggttt
    42001 cggcatcccc acacaaaaac tcggccgcaa aggtggctgc cgtctcattg gcctcgggcg
    42061 agaggtcgtt gaccgtgagc gtatcgaacg cgaaatgctc gcaaagccgc tgtgtcaggt
    42121 gaccggtgcc gcaaccaaac tccaacgccg aggggaagta ctgcggtgcg ccaccgtcgc
    42181 gcaaatcctg cgccagtcga tccgcgatct tagcctgctg acccgccgag tcatggtagg
    42241 tcaggaaact gcggctgaaa caacgctgga cacgctcggt caactgggcg ttcatgcgat
    42301 ccactccttc cagctttggc cagcggcaaa agggacgtgc ggcgcggaaa cggttcgaac
    42361 cacatcctgc tgcccggccc atgcagcgtg ttgcgcaccg gtggagatga tccgatcccg
    42421 ctgtggtatc cagatccggt caaatctgtg gtccggagca ttgccgcgtt tgattaccgc
    42481 ataaagctcg gcttgcgctg tgacgatatc gatctcgggc gccggagact tgagccctgc
    42541 gcggcggcag aacttggcga aactggcggt gttcaactga tccgccgtgg cacggatcat
    42601 atccggcgcg atgccgtgct cggtatcggc tggggacaga gtgccactga ccgcaaccga
    42661 tcgatcgggt tgaagtcctg cctgcgtcag ccaatgcacc gccgacgcca caccaaaaga
    42721 aaaggcgatc agggtaaccc gatcatattg cgcaagctcg tttagcgggc tgtccaactg
    42781 ggcatagtcg tctacgaaca ggacatccgc atcggttgaa aggttctgaa agagcccgga
    42841 cccgagggcc cagcccccga agatcaacag cacctcttgg gtacctgagc gggacaacca
    42901 ttgctgtttc atgacgcgcc cttcgccaga gacaccatgg ccgatgtcac acggctcaac
    42961 tcgtccggag agatgataaa gggcggcata caatagatgt tacgcgcgaa ggggcgcagc
    43021 cagacgccgg ttcctggtgc cagcccgtgt gcgacggacg gatcaaccca gccctccatt
    43081 tcgatgacgc caatggcacc caagacacgc acatccgaga ccccgggcaa cccgcgcgca
    43141 ggggccagtt cgtgttccat ctggtcggcg ataccggcaa cttcagaccg ccaatcccgg
    43201 atggatagtt gctccagact tgcgacagcc gccgcgcaag ccagcgggtt ggccatgtag
    43261 gttgggccat gcatcatgac accggcctca ctttccccga tccggcgcgc gacagtctca
    43321 gtcgtggcgg tcgcggccag cgtgatatgc ccgccggtca gcgccttgcc cagacacagg
    43381 atatccggca cgacaccggc gtggtgcagt gcaaacagct ctccggtgcg gccaaagcca
    43441 gtggcgatct catcgaagat gaccagcacg tcatacgcct tgcatagctc atgcgcccgc
    43501 tgcagccatg tcgggtgata gaaatacatc ccgcccgcgc cctgaacgac aggctcaagg
    43561 atcagcccgg cgatttggtc ggccttggtt tccagcaagt cttccagtgc gttcaacccg
    43621 ttcaggtcgc catcctcgga ccagtcctga ccaaaggcga tctgcgggcg gggcaggaaa
    43681 tgctggacgg acaaagcccc cgcgaacaac ccgtgcatcc cgttgaccgg gtcgcagaca
    43741 ctcatcgctt tccaggtgtc gccgtgatag ccgccgcgaa tggtcgcgaa ttgcgtgcgg
    43801 cccttgcggt cctgcgccat ctggtattgc accgccattt tcagcgccac ttcgatggcc
    43861 accgagccgc tatcactgta gaagatacgg tctagcccgt cgggcaaaag ttcgatcagc
    43921 ctgcgcccca actcaatcgc aggggaatga gtcaacccac cgaacatcac atgcggcatc
    43981 tgatccagtt gtgcctgcat cgccccgatg atggccgggt gacggtgccc gtgcaccgcg
    44041 caccaccacg aggacatcgc gtcaatcatc tgcgtcccgt cctcagcggt cagccaaaca
    44101 ccctcggccc cggtgatcaa gtgcatcggg ccgggcttca gcacgtttgt gtaggggtgc
    44161 cacaggtggc gggcgtcaaa ctcaagcggg gtcacagggc gctccggatt gtgtcgacgt
    44221 cgatggcggt gaaagcgtca gtcagcgtgt cgcgggacaa ggtgttgata aaaggcaatc
    44281 ggcccagatg gcgggtattg cccatctggg cgatagtttg ttcgacatcc ggctcggcgt
    44341 tgccgacaaa tgccacgccg atcacatcgc aaccagcgtt gcgcagcgcc atcagagaca
    44401 gaatcgtatg gttgatcgtg cccagagcag tgcgcgccac cagtatgacc ggggcctgcc
    44461 attgcgcgat cacgtcgaga aaaaagacct gacggttcag cggaaccatc agcccacccg
    44521 cgccttcaac caccagaggg ccggacacct gcggcaaggc cagacggtcc gggtcgatct
    44581 cgatccccat gtcctcagcc gacaaatgcg gcgaagcggg catgttcagg cgataggcct
    44641 cggacaacac ctcggcccca gtcacagcct tgacggtttc cgaatccgtt gcatcctcca
    44701 gtcccgattg caccggcttc caataccgtg caccaagggt ggcggtcaga cctgccgcaa
    44761 agacggtttt gccaattccg gtatctgtgc cgacaacaat tacggtgctc atgcggcctc
    44821 gctttggtgc tgggcaagcg cttcgaacag ggcgctgata tcggcattgg tcacattgcc
    44881 ggtgaccgag actcgaagcc gcgaggtgcc gcgcggcact gtcggcgggc gaataccccg
    44941 gacgtcaaag ccctgcgcct gcagggttgc ggccatctgc attgtccgag cctcatcgcc
    45001 cagaatgacg ggaatgatct ggctgttaag cacgtcctgc ggcacgcccg tccggcgcgc
    45061 ttcggcatga gcgtggtgca tccgggcggt tgccgcgttg gtcaggcggg tatcggcttg
    45121 cagatgaccc agcaccgccc gcacgagggc cgcgttgaaa ggcgacggtg cggttgcaaa
    45181 gatgaacggc cgcgcacggt tgatcagcgc gtcgatcatc acccgcggcc cacagatcag
    45241 accgcccgca acacccagac ctttgccaca tgtgtgcaag gtcaaaacat cggccgtcag
    45301 accatgtgcc agaccttttc cgttcggacc aaaaacgcca gtggcatggg cctcatccac
    45361 gaccagaatg gccccgtgtt cggcggccag gtcggacagt gcggtcaagg gcgcgatgtc
    45421 gccctccatc gagtagacgc tttccacagc gatccagacc tgccccgatc cgccgctgac
    45481 ctgccaatcc gccagcacgc ggcgggcatc caccacgttg ttatgggcaa aggaccgggt
    45541 ttcggcccga cccgtccgaa gcccttcatg ggcgctggca tggaccagat cgtcatacag
    45601 gatcagatcc cccgccgcgg gcaaggtcga gaatatcgcc tgattggcct gaaacccacc
    45661 gcccatgaac aaggcggcct cagcaccaaa aaaagctgcg gcctcttcct ccagcgcctc
    45721 atgttcagga tgattgccgc gcaacaaccg cgatccgcct gatccaagcg gaacacctcc
    45781 ctcaagcgcc ttttgcgcag cgcggtgcag cagcggcgag tccgccagac ccagatagtc
    45841 gttcgaggcg aagtccagcc cacgcctcgg ggccagcgac cggcgtcgat gccgggcgtc
    45901 cagcgtttca agcatcgagt tcaggcgact caatgctttc attcagccgc ttccgcacag
    45961 ctttgcccgg caacggtttc ggcctgcagc cccaacttgg caaagaggat tgcgtcggtg
    46021 tcttcttcgg ggttctcggc ggtcagcagc gtttccccaa caaaaatcga gttcgcaccg
    46081 gcgaagaagc acatcgcctg caactcttcg gtcatgtcgc tgcggccagc ggacaggcgc
    46141 acataggatt tcggcatcat gattcgggcg gttgcgatca cacgcacaaa atcgatcggg
    46201 tcgatcggca tggcatcggc cagcggcgtg tcttcctgtg gcatcagcat gttgatcggc
    46261 acggattcgg gcgctggtcc catattggcc agggtgacca gcatatcgac gcggtcgccg
    46321 atctcttcac ccattcccag gataccacct gagcacactt tgatccccgc ttcctggacg
    46381 cggttcatcg tgtcgatgcg gtctgcaaaa gtgcgggtgg tgatgacctc ggggtaatag
    46441 cgctcagacg tgtcgatgtt gtggttgtaa tagtccagcc ctgcgtcgcg caggcgaaac
    46501 acctgattgt cgtccagcat gcccagcgtc atgcaggtct ccatgcccat ttcgcggacc
    46561 ccttcgacca tggccaccag cgcgtccatg tcgcggtctt tcggctcgcg ccaggccgca
    46621 cccatacaga accgggtcgc gccgccatct ttcgccttgc gggcctcggt caggacgcgc
    46681 tgaacctcga tcagcttcga agccgacagc ttcgatccgt tccgggccga ttgcgaacaa
    46741 taggaacaat cctcggcaca gccacccgtc ttgatcgaca gcagcttgga ggtttgaatt
    46801 ttgttggggt cgaaattctc gcgatgcgcg gtctgcgcgc gaaagagcag gtccatcaga
    46861 ggaagatcat atacggcctg cgccgcctcg cgggtccatg tgggaggggt gtttttcatt
    46921 ttatcgataa ttcttccaaa actccatgcc tactttgtct aatatcgata aacctgaaaa
    46981 attcaactgc taactgcctg gtcggcgcgg aaccgcccga cgacaaaggc tgttgcaggg
    47041 tgttgaggct aaggggtcgc gctcttgtcc cgccctgacc ggccagatta gcggttgcat
    47101 cattggtgcg gttttcgatg ccggatattt cgatcagaag ctgctgaact ttcaacatgt
    47161 tgacctgata gtcatccaga tacatctcgc ggccgcgaac aaagttaccg tcggcatcaa
    47221 tgcccgaaac cgtcttgccc tcgggcatag ccgggccgaa accgatcaac tagttcaggt
    47281 caatcgcggt ggcaccaagg ttgttcttgc ccgaatgcag tgccattgag aagcccttca
    47341 gctcacccca atgcttggaa aagttgcgca gcgccttgtc ggtgttctcg ccagatttga
    47401 tcttgtcgat gcccttgtag accgaaccgg catatttgaa ggcggcctcg gccagtgttt
    47461 tctcccagtt ggcttcgaca ataccggcat agttctgctt gggtgagagt gtcgtcgaat
    47521 gcgcaaccgc gctgaaattt ccagatctac ctcagacccg ttgaaatagg ccaacatcag
    47581 tgcctcgact tcggccgcat tgttgccgcc atcgcctttg gctgccgctt tttttaggct
    47641 gccatgcagc acgtggcgcg cgacctgacc ggaatacgaa acggaattga tcttgtcgcc
    47701 ttcatagcct tttacagtga ccggaaacgg gccataggcc tgatcgttca tagcagcacc
    47761 gctgatcatg tccgcagcaa caagcctgaa gtgagtttga gcatcgagag ttctcattct
    47821 atccgactct tttcatcagt tatttttcct gaccctttta attgattatt atcaaggcga
    47881 gtaacccccc aatttttcaa tttaataact gcgtgtagga gaaaaacctg cagcttgata
    47941 cagtggaaaa cacccgctgc aggggcagaa tgacccgtga tatgcctcaa tcgcaatacg
    48001 gtttgagttt ctgcgcacac ccacctgttc tcaccatagc atctgtgaca gaagggttgt
    48061 catcgtgaaa tccaatcagg caaccggatg tgaccccaga agaactcgga ccgagattgc
    48121 gatgaaaaac aaaaccgtgc cggtcagaac aaacacgtgc caaatagtgt tgtgaaaagg
    48181 aagttggtcc agcagataaa aggcaacgcc gacggtatag accacaccac ctgcaatcat
    48241 cagccagaca acaaccgatg gcagttcgcc caacatgtca ggtccggccc aggctacagc
    48301 ccagcccatc atcagataaa ggacaagccc gaaccagcga aaacggaccg ggtcaatcag
    48361 cttcagtacc gagcccagcg ttgctgaaga ccacaaccca atcaatagcc ccggcccctg
    48421 cccgcccgac aacagaagga acggcgtgta ggtgccagca attttcacat agatgccaga
    48481 gtgatccaga cggcgcagca gatcggacca tttgtcgctt tcaatcatgt tgtagagcgc
    48541 ggaaaatgtc agcatcagca acagcgtgac gccatagacc gagaccccca gaatggcctc
    48601 gggttccgac cggtgaaaag tggtgaccgt gatcagcagg ggcactgcaa caagggccga
    48661 agcgacaccc aacacgtgca caaccccgtc gctcacacgc tcggcgcggc tataggctgg
    48721 acggatatct gcaaaagacc acatagactt aacttaagcg tcatggggat ttcgggcaag
    48781 taaacgcccc tcgcggtcga tcaatgctat gtgtcagacc aacgagtgcg ccgcacctaa
    48841 gtggggtcat cccccggctt cggatccttg tatcggttca gatcgaaaat gcccgcgtga
    48901 atcggtttct gcttttgaaa cagatcgtga atccggtcgc tcaatggcca gaattctggg
    48961 ctggtccgac gcacaccaaa ttgcgccacc acggccatgt agtcgctttg cgactgaata
    49021 cctttcagcg ccccgacaag aggctccaac tgatcctgtc ggacgtggaa atagaaattc
    49081 ggatagctgc cgatcaggtc cggaagaatt gtcagggcat ccgcctcggg gttccgacgc
    49141 gctttttcat cgaacagaaa ggccacgttg taatgcgcct tgtcatgcac gagggtgaat
    49201 aatgcggtct ccccgtcgct ttgctcgacc accagaaccg tcaggtccgg cagatatttc
    49261 acccaatcgc cggtttgatt ggccagatcg cgcagtgcgt cgactggctg ccccggttgg
    49321 cacttttctg tcgcgcatct gttgatcggg tccgtgaccg gccacagccc gttgccgtgc
    49381 tccaacaaag tcagaaggaa ttcctgtttc ggctgatccg tttgaaagga aataccggta
    49441 gggaaactgt catcgacccg gcggcggtgc caataggtgt gcaattcggc cagaacgcct
    49501 tggtaccaac tctcgtgcat ctgcggccgg acgtcccgtg gcataaaggc aagaaaggta
    49561 tcctcgctct ccatccgcaa ctcgtccatg taaagccgcg tggccagttg atgttcgacc
    49621 cgaccgaaca cgtcatagcc cgccacgagg tcatagtaga tgcgctcaaa aatcggaaag
    49681 tcgatgaccc aagcggtttc ggggataccg ccgtgaaacc cggtcatggc cgaggcattg
    49741 tcgaaatgcc gaaacaccgt gatcagcgcg ttgggattgg ttccatcgcc atcccagatc
    49801 gaaccatagt cgaacccggt ctgatacacc ggcgcagccc ggtatcgcgc atcccggaac
    49861 tcaaggtacg cgacctgatt attgtgcgag aactcctgca acatacccag cactccggta
    49921 tcgacctcgg acacgggcag ttccagatag gcggcaccat cctgcagata gctcgggtcg
    49981 gtgaccgata aatccgcatc cggatcaaga aagctgaccc agaaccggtc ctcgatcacg
    50041 tcaacggcag tttcgccatg gcagacgggg ccgcgaatga agctgcggac aaagaacagc
    50101 gcgtcatcca gcaagaactg ataacggctg cgcgctggca tctctgtgaa agtgctgaac
    50161 gggctgccgc cttccgcgtc cccaaacggg ggcagttcgg ccaacgtcca atcggtgtcg
    50221 agaaacagct gttgataacg cgccatgcgc tccggcccaa gcgtatagac cagatgttcc
    50281 ttgtgtacga tcgtttccgt gacctgctgc aaccgatagt aaaacggcgc cgcgcccgga
    50341 tcatcgaacg gtctccgcgt tgctattacg tcgatctcat cgcccggcgg cgtggtcgag
    50401 cgtaccagtt ggaagaaccg ccgcggatca tcgccttgga aatggagccg ggcgagaaac
    50461 agatgctcgt acagataccg gctcatcaac tggttgcggg ggtcgcttgt gttcaggaac
    50521 acctcccaac cagcgatctg agcctggatc gcgtcgggaa tggcgggcgg gttggatggc
    50581 gaggccacac cgccacgtgc ccagcccatg agcgactgaa actcggcctc tgctagtggt
    50641 gctgttccat agggcatacc cgcaagcgga tgggccttgc tgaacgcgtc aaactcatcc
    50701 gaggtggggc agaccagagg gcggtcgatt gccaaaccaa gttgcgcagg aaggggggcg
    50761 tcagccggca gagggttctg gcgagccaac tccagatacc gctcaagcaa acctggtttc
    50821 tgcccgcgaa ggacggtatg aaaccccaga ccccgccatt ccggaacggt ctgtgcgtcg
    50881 atccccagtc gggtgggttg ggcatcctcc aaacgcttgg tgtgatatac ggcctctttg
    50941 ctggccccgc gcaacatccc cgccggtgac gtcagtttca actgacatgg cgcgtcataa
    51001 caactgtggc aaacgacaca gcggcgatcc atgatcgatt tcacctcggc ccatgtctgg
    51061 ttctgcgccc gagccgcaaa cgggtaagcg caaagcaggc acatcagcag cgtcgtctgc
    51121 aacagcagtc gaactttgtg catctgcgtc cctcccctgc ccgacttcgg acatcatccc
    51181 ccgtaacctg ccaatatctt tgcagttacg aggggcttta ggcaagaaac gcgaccgggc
    51241 ggacctacac gacttgacgt cagccgatgt gataacccgg tgttgattgc gcgatttcgg
    51301 cttcctcatc ggtcatgccc accgaaatgt cgccgaacaa aggtgtgctc aggtaccgct
    51361 cacccgtgtc aggcagcata cacaggacag aagcgccggg tttggcctgt tcggcgattt
    51421 ccatggccac ggcaaatgtc gcaccgccgg aaataccggt cagaatcccc tcttggctgg
    51481 ccagtttctg ggcccattca acacccgccg ggccgggcac cgggatcagc tgatcgaagt
    51541 atctgttgtc gatggattcc tgaaggaccg aggggatgaa atccggcgtc cagccctgaa
    51601 tcacatgcgg ttcaaacgcc gggtggctgg caacgggatc gttgtccttg ccccgctcgg
    51661 tcgcaatacc actgcccacc agctgcgcgt tggcaggctc ggtcaggatg atcttcgtat
    51721 cgggccactc ggcacgcaga acacgcgaga caccggtgat cgtgccgccg gtcccatagc
    51781 cggtcacgaa gaaatccagc ggctccccgt tgaaatcgcc caatatttcc cgcgcggtcg
    51841 tggcggcgtg aatctcggca ttggccggtg tttcgaactg gcgcgccagg aaccagccgt
    51901 gtttttcggc cagttcggcg gccttgcgat acatgccaaa gcctttttct tccttgggtg
    51961 tcagcacgac cttggccccc agcatccgca tcaattgacg gcgttcggtg gaaaagctct
    52021 cggccattgt gacgaccaga gggtaaccct tttgcgcaca gaccatagcc agaccgatgc
    52081 cggtattgcc actggtcgcc tcgaccacgg tttgaccggg cttcagggcc ccgctgcgct
    52141 cggcggcctc gatgatattg accgcaaggc gatccttgac cgaaccggcg gggttgaagg
    52201 cctcgaactt cacgaacaga ttgacgcctt cgggccccag attattgatg cggatcgtgg
    52261 gcgtgttgcc gatcgtgtcg agcacgctgt cataaatacg gccattgccc gaggtggttc
    52321 tgagctttga gtcggtcatc ggaaatcctc acttgatcac aggtgcaatc ccatctttct
    52381 aacctgcgtc cgggtcaatg tcccgaaccc tttctgtaag ctcgggctaa agatccaaaa
    52441 tcacctcgtt tgttccttca gcgggtacgg cgcaacagat cagcacctcg tcttcggaat
    52501 gatccgccgt cggctcagtg cgataggcga ttttaccggc gattttgcgc gtcaggcagc
    52561 tgccgcaaga ccccgagcga caagagaaag atggcgccaa cccctcagcc tcagcagttt
    52621 ccaacagcgt cggcccgtct ttcacccaat tcaccttgtt cccgctggcc ttgaagataa
    52681 cctgggccgc ctcgggctgt ggtttgggta tggcaccatc accaggacgc cgtttcaacg
    52741 ccgcagggcc aaagctttcg gcgaatatcc gatcgtccct tgcacccagt tcgcgaagca
    52801 tgtcgtagac ggcttgcatg aaggacggcg gaccgcagag aaagaaatcg tagtcgtcca
    52861 agggcagcgt gtcgcggatc agcgcgggtg tgatgtagcc tgcggtatca aaatccaccc
    52921 ctgcctgctt gcccttttcg ggccgcgaga tgaccgacac atagcggatc ttgccatcgc
    52981 ttgtcgcctc ggcccggcgc aaatccgtat gaaaggcccg ctgcgccacg gtctgcgctg
    53041 cgtggaatac ggttagcctg cgggtgtgtc gggtgcgcac accttcgttc aggacgtggc
    53101 gcatcatcga cattatcggc gtgataccga cccctccggc aaacagaacc gcggggcggg
    53161 gctcggccgc gttcagatag aactgaccct tgggggcctg aacctctaca aggtctccga
    53221 tcgaaagagt gtcgtgcaaa tggttcgaca cggtgccgcc gggctcgcgt ttgaccgaaa
    53281 tcctgtagct ggaatcgccc ggagcagagg acactgtgta ggtgcgggtc gctggcgtct
    53341 tgccgtcagg ccgcacgcgg agcgtcaaga actgccccgc ctcaaagggc aacaggggca
    53401 aactgtccgt aggcacaagt ttaaaggacc ggatcgcctc gctttcatcg cgcaccgagg
    53461 agacttgcag agatcgccac tggtgacgct gcatttcagc ttttcgccgg gcttcggcag
    53521 acttccagtc atcggccatc aggctgttgg gtgaaaactc caaaaactcg gcccggaacg
    53581 gcaacgcatc atggatgcgt cgcccctggt ccagatgaaa ccaccagcct cggcttgcac
    53641 cgttgaaggt cgcaatttcg ggatggtctt cacccagaac ctcaaccgtt ccagtcagca
    53701 tcagcagatc gccggtccga taatcaggaa acagcagacc tgcccgtggg tttacaagga
    53761 aattgcccag cgtgttaaag aagttgttac cggcaaagtc gggcaccagc aggctgttgc
    53821 cctcgacctt gacgaaaccg gggcgcccgc ccctgtgcga cacgtccacg cctgagtgtt
    53881 cgggcgtatc ggcggaactt gccacgtaga acgaattggc ggtagagatc atttgccgag
    53941 cctgcgcatc caacgctgaa aaccgatcgc tggcggggcg ggcaatatcg acctcgggtt
    54001 ctcggacgaa cgtcacatca agggtttgaa tatactgcgg gcaattccca aaagactgca
    54061 ccacatccag cgaaaagccg ccctcatcaa caagacgcac ggtggcattc atgcggttgc
    54121 ggcgccgcgt ggacagctcc aaccccacca ccccgatagg cgcgccggtt tgcaacgcag
    54181 cgcccaacgg gtcgtcatcc aaaagccgga ccctgacatc aagctgccgg tcttgcggcg
    54241 tgctgacgaa ccccggtctg cccgatacca tggacgccca aggccaacca tcggaagtga
    54301 cgctgcccaa gacgatgaat ggaagctggc caaagaactc ccgatgctga tcgggcatat
    54361 aggggcggat aaagtcccga cccacttgct ccatcttttc ccgtttcccc acgcgcgact
    54421 gcatggctcg ctcacctgcg tgaaagggcg atttatcaac ggtggcagaa acactcatgg
    54481 cgaacctcac gtgtcgggaa caggggccgg ttgcgccgag gcgcgaccgg gcaagcttgg
    54541 ggtcaggcgg cgttcagacc agccgccgtg cgaggcatcg gcacaaagcc gtcgagagcc
    54601 tcgacatttg tcagcaggcg acgaacattt gcatagggtt ccagcgacac gccgccctcg
    54661 ggcgcgtgcg cggtgtagct gtagatcgcg acatccgcga tggtaggcgc gtcgccgacc
    54721 aaccaatccc gcccttccag atgcgcgtcc agctttccca aaaccttggc ggcagtggca
    54781 tgtgtgaaat ccacgtccag cggcgcgttg aacacggtga taagccgcgc ggcagcaggg
    54841 ccgaaggcga tctcgcctgc ggcgagcgtc aggaatttct gcacctcggc ttcaagcacc
    54901 ggatctgttg gcagataaga tggtgcatat ttccgggcca gatagaccaa gatggcattg
    54961 ctgtcgctga caaccacgtc accgtcttcc agtaccggca cctgccctgc ggggttcaac
    55021 gccaaaaacg catcgccctt gtgttcacct ccgaccagat caacatcgat gacgtcgtgc
    55081 ttgataccgg caaggctggc gaacagaacc gcgcggtggg catggccgga taacgggaaa
    55141 ctgtgaattc ggatggtatt ggacatctgg taactctttc tctgactgaa ggggttcggc
    55201 tgaggatcag catctggcac cagacataaa ttgattttat caaggcgata atatacctat
    55261 ctgatgaatt actatgaaca cggcgtagat aatggataca atccagggca tgagggcctt
    55321 tgcggccgtg gcagcgcatt cgtccttcac cgaaggcgcg cggcagattg gcattagcac
    55381 caagctggcc agcaagtatg tcggccaact cgaggaccgc ctgaacgccc agctgttcaa
    55441 ccgcaccacc cgcaacgtca ccctgaccga tactggacgc gcctattacg aacgctgctt
    55501 gccgctgttg gagcagttcg atgaactgga aggccttgtc cagcaacgcc aatccgaact
    55561 ggctggccgt atccggatca ccgcaccaac cgggttcggg tcggcggaac tgatccatat
    55621 gttgaaaccc tttcagaccg aacatgcaaa ggtctcgatc gaactgcacc tgtcggatca
    55681 ccatgtcccg atggtcgagg aaggctatga tctggctatt cggtttggcg tcctgaaaga
    55741 ctcgaacctt gtagcccgta aactcatgaa tatgcggatc gtatgctgtg tgtcgccggg
    55801 ctatctggca gattacggaa ccccgaaaga ccccgcggca ctggcttcgc acaattgcct
    55861 gttgcaaacc accggcagca acatcgacca ctggaccttc aagggttcgg acggggagta
    55921 ttcggttccg gtgtccggca atttccgcgc aaactcgccg cgcgccgtgg cccatatggc
    55981 tgccgatggg ctggggatcg gacgcattcc cctgtacact gcacagccgt tcctgaacgc
    56041 gggaaaactg caacttattt tcgaagcgca agaagcggtt tcgcttggcc tttatgccgc
    56101 ctatccgcaa aatcgccatc taaccgccag gatacgggcg ttgatcgact ttctggcggc
    56161 agagatgcga ggagcttgaa gctcgcttat ctcaaatccc agtgaggcac ttaaatcaat
    56221 acatttgcta tggttgccaa atcacctacc tatcaattga tagatgacgc aatcagtgtt
    56281 tctgtccagg cgttttaacc cctgtacttc tcagctgaaa ggatcgtttc catggaactc
    56341 aactcggact tctcttcccg cgtcgttgtt cactctgatc agcttgagtg gcaggcctcg
    56401 cccatgacgg gcgtggatcg gcgcatgttg gacaggatcg ggggcgaggt cgcccgcgct
    56461 accactattg tgcgcttcgc gccaggcagt cagttctcgg cccacactca tacgggaggt
    56521 gaggagttca tcgtgctgga cggcgtattt caggacgaac acggaatttc cctgccggga
    56581 cctatgtatg caacccgccg accagccagc atacgccggg ctcgaaaccc gactgcacca
    56641 tcttcgtaaa actctggcag ttcgacatgg acgaccgcac ctagtttcac aaaaaaatgg
    56701 aggatgagtt ggccgccgca gtgaatggcg tagccgctac gatccttcac aaggacacac
    56761 gcgacgaggt cacctaaagc cacctgggcg cgggcgcggc cctgacttcc aacgcacctg
    56821 gtggaattga attgctggtt atcgacgggt caatcaccac cgaaggcgac caactaaaaa
    56881 agaacggctt gttacctctt cccctaggcc aagccctgtc ggccatagca ggcccagatg
    56941 gggcgaaggt ctggatgaaa accgggtacc tacgctatgc ccgcgcactg cagatccagg
    57001 tgattgcatt cacttgctcg ggaaatacaa aaccgggctg cagtctgaca gactaaaagg
    57061 ctcgcatcga aacggaaaag gcatgaagcc gcatggtcac cgacaccaaa accgctttgc
    57121 tggacgttgc ggaacgcgcc gcccgcgcgt gcgggtttga cgggttcagc tatgctgatc
    57181 tagccgaggc catcagcatc cgcaaagcgt cgctctactt atcattttcc caccaaggcc
    57241 acgctgaccg ccgcgctgat aaacagatac catgcgaagc ctgaggcaga atgccgggaa
    57301 accgaagcca cccacgacac cggggccgaa cgcttgcgag cgctgatccg gctataccga
    57361 gatgcctgaa cgacagcaaa accctgtgcc tgtgtgtgtc gctgatcagc agtcgcgaaa
    57421 gtctgtcgga cgaggtcatc gaaaagacca aaagtttccg tgccatgatg gcggggcgga
    57481 tcgaggcggt ctttgcactc ggaactacag acaagtcgat ctcaggcgtc gcacatccga
    57541 cctcggaagc tagcgctgct ggaaggggcg cacctgtccg cccgcgcaga atagaatgtg
    57601 cagacctttg acgaggccgt ggtcgtgctg aaatcccgct gttgatgccg cttccgcgtt
    57661 aagcgctatt tcttaccggc cacgatccga tcaagaataa gcgcacagaa caggatcgcc
    57721 agaccagcca gaatgccctg ccccgccgcc gcgtattgca gcgcctccaa aacatcttcg
    57781 cccagcccct tggctccgat cagcgaggca acgacgacca tggccagcga catcagaatg
    57841 gtctggttca cacccgccat gatggtcttg tgcgccagcg gcagatccac gcgccacaac
    57901 aggtatcgtg gtgtagcgcc gaatgccatc gcagcctcac gcacggtttc gggcacctgt
    57961 tgcaggccca gaacggtgaa acggattacc ggagggctgc cgaaaatcat ggtggcaacc
    58021 acgcccgccg gtttgcccga cccgatgaat gccaccaccg ggatcagata gacgaaggac
    58081 ggcatcgact gcatgaaatc cagaatgggc cgcacgatgg caaaggcacg cggacggcgg
    58141 gcacaataga ttcccagcgg aatgcctaat gtaatcgaga tcagcgccgc cgcccccagc
    58201 agcgcaatcg tggtcatcgc cttttcccag aaatccagca aacccagata ggccaacgcc
    58261 gccccggtga agatcgctac gcgcgctccg gcggacaggt aggccagcat gatgatcacc
    58321 agcgccacga ctggccaggg ggtatcgaca agaaccacct cgatccaatc cagaagggtg
    58381 cgcattccat aggtcagccc gtcgaaaaag ccacgaccgg cagttttggt ccattcgaac
    58441 actgcctgca caccgtcgcc tacgtttaga cgccagtcgc ggttggtcgg aaaggtcttc
    58501 agcactgcca gggcatcagg ttgcgcaaac ttgatcatcg acaggatcac gaccactccg
    58561 gtcaaggccg aggcaacgat cagtcggggc aacgaccatc catgcgcaac gctcgggtcc
    58621 gagcgccagc gtgcgaactg gccctcaagc gtccagttgg ccagcgacgc cgctagaaac
    58681 ttgactgcta gcagcaggat gatcccgatt gcgagatagg tcaggccggt tgagtccgcg
    58741 cttttggcgg catcctgcgc tccggccagg gcactctcca gcgactctgc cgcacgtttc
    58801 agggactcca gcgacgcggc cccggattgt tctgccgccg cgatctgttg acgccgcaac
    58861 tcaagtgtct gctcaatctg ctctgcccgt tcgcggaact cacgtcccag atcgccaaac
    58921 aggccaagtc cgatctggat gtaggccaac gtttccagca gcaagaaccc cagaaaccat
    58981 gaccagagcc ccctggcccc gaaccagatt ggccccagga gcgctgccgc cttgttcaga
    59041 gtgaagcgat agcctggcgc ctgcatcata taggcaaaag ttttctggta gtaggattgc
    59101 ccctgcccca cgaaatctcc gatcaggcca tttaggcggt cggcggtttc cggttggatc
    59161 tgttgcatat caacatgttt catagcggtc cccttatgcc tggctgtctt gaatcgcacg
    59221 gatcaggccc gcacggttga tcacacccac ggtcttgccg tcctgcgtca ccgccacgac
    59281 tccgtggccg tccacacata ggttcatcag atctgacaga tccatatccg gatgggcctc
    59341 tttcgcgtcg tcgggcactt cgccgtgatg cgcttcgaac tcgtcgaccg gtttcatcac
    59401 tgcatgagcg aagatcatgt tgagcttgga gatccccgcc acgaaatccg ccacataatc
    59461 gtcagcggga ttgaggatga tctcttccgg tgtgccgatc tgcacgatgc gcccgtcctt
    59521 catgatcgca atgcgatggc cgatgcggat cgcttcgtcg aggtcatggg tgatgaacat
    59581 tgtggtcttg ttcagcttgt ggctcagatc catgaactga tcctgcaact gcttgcggat
    59641 cagtgggtcg agcgccgaga acggctcatc catcagcaaa atctccgggt cggcagcgat
    59701 ggcccgggcc agacccacgc gctgctgcat cccgcccgac agctcatggg cgtatttatc
    59761 ctcccagcca tttagctcga ccagttccaa cacccggtcg gcttcttccc aacgacgggc
    59821 tttgcctgtg ccacgtattt ccagcggcat cgcaacgttg tcacgcacag tacggtgggg
    59881 catcaggccg aagttttgga acaccattgc gacacggcgg ttacgcaggt cgcgcaggcc
    59941 ctcatcattc aggcccatca catcatcacc gtccagatag atatgaccat cggtcggctc
    60001 cagcagacgg ttcacatggc gtacaagggt cgatttgccc gaacctgaca ggcccatgac
    60061 acagaacagc tcaccccgtt cgatctcgaa acttgcatcg gccactccaa caacgcagtt
    60121 gaagcgatcc agcacctcgg ccttgctcag tccttcactg tggatggcgt tcaaagcctc
    60181 ttgcgaccgt gcgccgaata ctttccaaac gccttttgca tcgattgcga tttccgctgt
    60241 catatcggcc ccaccgctgt tgattgtgtt gagtggtgcc cccggagacc cgggggcaaa
    60301 ttggctttag ttggtggtca ggcccagcca gccgtcgatc gtgtcgccat tggcggcgat
    60361 ccattcggcc acgacctcat cggtgtcacg gcccttgacc acaacctcgt aggtcaaacc
    60421 gctcagctca cccgcatcca tgtcgatatt ggctaagaac gaagccgccg ccgggttgcg
    60481 ctgctccagc gatttcgaat gcgcaactgt cacggttttg accggctcgc cagtgctgac
    60541 atgcgatttg ttgtaccagt ccgcgtcctg atccggctgc accattttgt aggtagccgc
    60601 gtcatgctcg ggctcttcca gaatagtcac gtcatataac gcatggacgt aatgcggcgc
    60661 atagcagtag aaggccgcgc ctttctgctg gtcgatctga tccttcagcc gcgaatagaa
    60721 cacggtttca tcttcggtag tcggcgtcag aaaggtctct atcccgtagt cgcgcacccg
    60781 taccttgaac gtgttggttg aggcccagcc ggatgcacc
//
