# Supplementary material for: Decoding coral resistance to eutrophication through the association of hyper‑efficient denitrifiers as key microbial allies
Source: Nat Commun. 2026 May 19;17:3938. doi: 10.1038/s41467-026-72571-w (PMC13187470; doi:10.1038/s41467-026-72571-w)
Supplement: Supplementary file 21 — Source Data [file 41467_2026_72571_MOESM21_ESM.zip › Source Data/FigureS6/AA5_denitrification.gbk]

LOCUS       contig00003            61677 bp    DNA              UNK 01-JAN-1980
DEFINITION  Genus species strain strain.
ACCESSION   contig00003
VERSION     contig00003
KEYWORDS    .
SOURCE      .
  ORGANISM  .
            .
FEATURES             Location/Qualifiers
     CDS             complement(2190..2477)
                     /gene="soxD_2"
                     /locus_tag="AA5_01906"
                     /EC_number="1.5.3.1"
                     /inference="ab initio prediction:Prodigal:002006"
                     /inference="similar to AA sequence:UniProtKB:Q46336"
                     /codon_start=1
                     /transl_table=11
                     /product="Sarcosine oxidase subunit delta"
                     /translation="MIINHPLLGPRDASEFTYLGDASLINRPDWQSDTAAAEFHDYVYL
                     RENPAGTHRELWFHEQGDRSWLVVTRDTLTHEILATELARDVARKTGRGK"
     gene            complement(2190..2477)
                     /locus_tag="AA5_01906"
                     /gene="soxD_2"
     CDS             complement(2490..3740)
                     /gene="soxB_2"
                     /locus_tag="AA5_01907"
                     /EC_number="1.5.3.1"
                     /inference="ab initio prediction:Prodigal:002006"
                     /inference="similar to AA sequence:UniProtKB:P40875"
                     /codon_start=1
                     /transl_table=11
                     /product="Sarcosine oxidase subunit beta"
                     /translation="MRYSALAIMRQVLKGHRGWTPAWRDPEPQSSYDFIVIGGGGHGLA
                     TAYYLAREHNAAKVAVLEKGWIGGGNVGRNTTIIRANYLLDGNQPFYELSLKLWENLEQ
                     DLNYNAMVSQRGILNLCHTDAQRDAYRRRGNAMMFTGSGAELLDAEGVRAMYPFLSFDD
                     ARFPIKGGLLHRRGGTARHDGVAWGYARAADQRGVDIIQNCEVTGFRIENGKLLGVETT
                     RGYIGAKKVGVAVAGSSGRVMAQAGMRLPIESHVLQAFVTEGLKPVLDGVITYGAGHFY
                     VSQSDKGGLVFGGDIDGYNTYAQRGNLPVVEDVAEGGMSLMPMIGRARLLRMWGGVMDM
                     SMDGSPFIDHTGIEGLYFNGGWCYGGFKATPASGFCFAHLMATDRPHDVATAYRLDRFR
                     TGRMIDEKGVGAQPNLH"
     gene            complement(2490..3740)
                     /locus_tag="AA5_01907"
                     /gene="soxB_2"
     CDS             complement(3954..5198)
                     /locus_tag="AA5_01908"
                     /inference="ab initio prediction:Prodigal:002006"
                     /codon_start=1
                     /transl_table=11
                     /product="hypothetical protein"
                     /translation="MADGCACDRHAHMYLTVEDALERGLSVADPVTETEILPLEQAIGR
                     VLAEDCASKVDMPAFDNSAMDGYAIRTGDLGDGPVFELPIAGRVAAGDCGDHDAPEGSA
                     LRIFTGAPVPPEFDAVLMQEDCDLLIDRIRFSRRPKPGQHIRRAGEDLCAGSPVLRRGC
                     QIGPREMAALASAGYGEVLVFRKLKVTIFSTGSELRQPGEPLGPGQIYNSNRYMLLALL
                     QKPWIELTDRGPVEDDPTRLEQVLREACDASDLIVTTGGVSVGDEDHMPRLFSAIGGET
                     DVMKVAMKPGKPVMFGRRGRALYVGLPGNPVSAYVTWQIIGSQMMARRAGLCHRPQIPV
                     QAVLAEPVQRRAGRQEYRPVQIDGTSPRGLPNVRLMAPSYSGRVALLAQADGLAIIPAE
                     IEDLPAGHSIELLRF"
     gene            complement(3954..5198)
                     /locus_tag="AA5_01908"
     CDS             complement(5191..5538)
                     /locus_tag="AA5_01909"
                     /inference="ab initio prediction:Prodigal:002006"
                     /codon_start=1
                     /transl_table=11
                     /product="hypothetical protein"
                     /translation="MNTWLTLSAPIPAGDTEGFERLAGLPTVTSTFGMNSDCARVSELC
                     GQPEPDLSSEQEGDDGIGRAAHGRYGMGTLPFVADPSSDLERFKADLPNPDPAKQPGFA
                     GRLILSETQNG"
     gene            complement(5191..5538)
                     /locus_tag="AA5_01909"
     CDS             complement(5871..7301)
                     /gene="araE"
                     /locus_tag="AA5_01910"
                     /EC_number="1.2.1.26"
                     /inference="ab initio prediction:Prodigal:002006"
                     /inference="similar to AA sequence:UniProtKB:Q1JUP4"
                     /codon_start=1
                     /transl_table=11
                     /product="Alpha-ketoglutaric semialdehyde dehydrogenase 1"
                     /translation="MYPELRLFIGGTWRKTGRDIPVVNPATEEELGRLPCASVKDLDDA
                     LQAAVEGFRLWRRTSPRERADTILRAAALMRQRQEEIAHSITLEHGKPLKQARLEVIRG
                     AEFFEWDAGEAMRTYGRIIPAAQGHKFAVHHQPVGVVAAFSPWNFPMSQPARKIAGALA
                     SGCSVILKAAEETPAGALHIAKAFEDAGLPAGVLNLVFGEPSEISGHLIPQDPVRLVAF
                     TGSTTIGRHLTTLAAQHDTRVLMELGGHAPVIVCEDTDVQSAAVSGAVRKMRNAGQVCT
                     SPTRFFAHESIFDAYAAGFVARAKVTVVGNGLDATVEMGPTANDRRVPALSELVEDAVA
                     QGATLATGGSRLGERGYFFEPTVLLNVPKAARIMREEPFGPVAVINPVASLDEAVDLAN
                     SIPYGLAGYAFTNRADYIDRLIDEVEVGNLSINTLEASMPETPFGGVKSSGYGREGGTE
                     GLENYMTVKNVWHSVKIC"
     gene            complement(5871..7301)
                     /locus_tag="AA5_01910"
                     /gene="araE"
     CDS             complement(7384..8349)
                     /gene="gbpR"
                     /locus_tag="AA5_01911"
                     /inference="ab initio prediction:Prodigal:002006"
                     /inference="similar to AA sequence:UniProtKB:P52661"
                     /codon_start=1
                     /transl_table=11
                     /product="HTH-type transcriptional regulator GbpR"
                     /translation="MVGRHSRIVDRALTRLKLRQLRLLVAVGAHGNIQNAARELGMSQP
                     AATKMIQDLELDFEVKLFTRTNRGVVPTVFGETLIRHGKLIFAQVSNAAQELDDLNEGN
                     SGRVVVGTLLAASTSLLPAAIELLLKDRPNVAVKISEGTNEVLMPRLLSGEIDMVVGRL
                     PSHRHRDKIRQEKLFEDRILAIVGPQHPLAGRDAVTFAQTKPFGWILPPQETTLRRQAD
                     HFFVGQQQYVPPVAIESVSYLTNRALLQSRDLIGLMPAEVVVQDIENNHLAQLAWEVPF
                     GQGPIGVSFRADDDLSPAGRAFKTALHRAAQSRQTRYSPI"
     gene            complement(7384..8349)
                     /locus_tag="AA5_01911"
                     /gene="gbpR"
     CDS             complement(8352..9125)
                     /gene="nadX"
                     /locus_tag="AA5_01912"
                     /EC_number="1.4.1.21"
                     /inference="ab initio prediction:Prodigal:002006"
                     /inference="similar to AA sequence:UniProtKB:Q9X1X6"
                     /codon_start=1
                     /transl_table=11
                     /product="L-aspartate dehydrogenase"
                     /db_xref="COG:COG1712"
                     /translation="MKIAVIGTGAIAQFVQRMLPEHGHELAAILVRPHRVDPKSPKSVG
                     SVDDLPAGIEMVLDCAGHEALAGLGPDILARGLDIISVSAGALADQQVSDRLDRAARKG
                     GARLHLASGAIGGLDCLSAAAVGPLKSVTYVGRKPPAGWKGSLAEHSLDLGNITAAETH
                     FQGSAREAALAYPKNANVAAAVALAGVGFDNTQVRLIADPTIHKNIHEVEAEGDFGTFQ
                     FRISGTALPDNPRSSALAAMSVLSKLDQLCKPIVL"
     gene            complement(8352..9125)
                     /locus_tag="AA5_01912"
                     /gene="nadX"
     CDS             9272..10225
                     /gene="dapA_1"
                     /locus_tag="AA5_01913"
                     /EC_number="4.3.3.7"
                     /inference="ab initio prediction:Prodigal:002006"
                     /inference="protein motif:HAMAP:MF_00418"
                     /codon_start=1
                     /transl_table=11
                     /product="4-hydroxy-tetrahydrodipicolinate synthase"
                     /translation="MKYSKHDAKAYAREHMTGIWAAALNPFNDDLSLDESGLRANIRHW
                     IDDLDIQGLFVAGKQGEFFSMSIEERKRNFEIAVDECAGKAGVIVSVSDQNMNTAFELA
                     HHAQNCGADYIVLHAPVLSFVQDRGEVLYQYYKRFCDELDIGIAMWSHPDSGYLMQPEE
                     CARIADLPNIVAIKYSVPREMYVKLTHMVGDRIHVSTSAEHEWLDNILELDWKLYLCSS
                     PPYQLQSKVDQRMNEYTRLALAGQADEARRVFDSLNPVRDAMKRTRPAGKPTAFGKYWQ
                     ELLGQVGGRVRPPMLELTDAEKAIIRKAFDESGLRV"
     gene            9272..10225
                     /locus_tag="AA5_01913"
                     /gene="dapA_1"
     CDS             10331..10873
                     /gene="nbaC"
                     /locus_tag="AA5_01914"
                     /EC_number="1.13.11.6"
                     /inference="ab initio prediction:Prodigal:002006"
                     /inference="similar to AA sequence:UniProtKB:Q1LCS4"
                     /codon_start=1
                     /transl_table=11
                     /product="3-hydroxyanthranilate 3,4-dioxygenase"
                     /translation="MSKLKAFNFKAWIDEHRHLLKPPVGNRQVWEDADLMVTVVGGPNK
                     RTDYHDDPVEEFFYQLEGDMVLKIYDGEEFYDVPIREGEVFLLPPHVRHSPQRPQEGSI
                     GLVIEPKRQTGELDAIEWYCFECGSLVHRAEMQLKSIVDDLPPVYQKFYASEQDRTCPN
                     CQAVHPGKEPPEGWVTL"
     gene            10331..10873
                     /locus_tag="AA5_01914"
                     /gene="nbaC"
     CDS             10897..11871
                     /gene="dctP_3"
                     /locus_tag="AA5_01915"
                     /inference="ab initio prediction:Prodigal:002006"
                     /inference="similar to AA sequence:UniProtKB:Q5LSJ5"
                     /codon_start=1
                     /transl_table=11
                     /product="Solute-binding protein"
                     /db_xref="COG:COG1638"
                     /translation="MRHFAKIAASAAALALASVAAHAEEFRLGLITPPPHIWTKAAEAF
                     GAELNEASGGAHSVSVFPARQLGNEAEMLQQLQTGALDMAFMTVAEVSNRAPELGAFYA
                     PYLADDIGHAGRILRSDTAKSMLEPLPGQVGVVGLGYGMAGLRQIVSRGEVSSAEDLSG
                     LKLRITPFTPILDFYNAVGAAPTPMPLPAVYDALANGQVDAIDMDAELIWVLKYYEHAD
                     TIVQSDHMMFPMVGLVSAKVWAGLSEEDRAMIAELMAKHVDSTIDAYVENDAKWLEQIE
                     GTGKAYKKVDASFFGDAIEEWNGIWSQKTSSLDALRQTAAETK"
     gene            10897..11871
                     /locus_tag="AA5_01915"
                     /gene="dctP_3"
     CDS             11935..12468
                     /locus_tag="AA5_01916"
                     /inference="ab initio prediction:Prodigal:002006"
                     /codon_start=1
                     /transl_table=11
                     /product="hypothetical protein"
                     /translation="MLYRLSAGLARVELWCAAFLAVCITALILLNVVTRTAGNALFWVD
                     ELAIYAMVWMTFLGASSALHHRSSVSISIVSDNVPERAKPLIRKGVDVVVFAFSLAMLW
                     FCWRWFLPLDIASSGFDVAAFQGQTFNFIYAEPTLTLGLPKYLFWLVMWLFALGATLHS
                     TMHLLSPPGKGAQP"
     gene            11935..12468
                     /locus_tag="AA5_01916"
     CDS             12465..13724
                     /gene="dctM_7"
                     /locus_tag="AA5_01917"
                     /inference="ab initio prediction:Prodigal:002006"
                     /inference="similar to AA sequence:UniProtKB:Q9HU16"
                     /codon_start=1
                     /transl_table=11
                     /product="C4-dicarboxylate TRAP transporter large permease
                     protein DctM"
                     /db_xref="COG:COG1593"
                     /translation="MSPIVFLATLLLSVPVAIVLAITAIWYIWESGNTVLYDSFAQKMF
                     GGLENYGLLAIPLFMLTGELMNEGGMTRRLVALARVFVGGFRGGLAYINLLANMFMAAI
                     IGSATAQIAVMSRAMVPAMEEEGYDKGFAAATTAAGGLLAPVIPPSMMFVIFGVLAQIP
                     IGDMFIAGILPGLILAGAFASVITLIGWWQNFPKGHWMTLAEAVQALISAAPALLIPMS
                     IIGGILFGIATPTESAAIASLIAFLVGWLVYGDLKPSNLAQMFKRTAANASMILFMIAA
                     ASVFGWVIIYEEIPQQLAGLITSVTSDPFVFLLIVNLALLLVGMVIDGIAAIILITPIL
                     LPIATGSYDISPYQFGIVACLNLVLGLLTPPVGIGLYIASSMSGTSPGSILKSLWPFLI
                     AVTLVLLLLSYYPSLSTLLI"
     gene            12465..13724
                     /locus_tag="AA5_01917"
                     /gene="dctM_7"
     CDS             13845..14393
                     /gene="resA"
                     /locus_tag="AA5_01918"
                     /inference="ab initio prediction:Prodigal:002006"
                     /inference="protein motif:HAMAP:MF_01319"
                     /codon_start=1
                     /transl_table=11
                     /product="Thiol-disulfide oxidoreductase ResA"
                     /translation="MLLDTPICDFGWNAPDFTLKDPNGRAFKMSDHLQNGLLIAFICNH
                     CPYVKTITDRLAQDTDLLMSKGIGVLAVMSNDYRDYAEDSPPNMLEFARQNGFNFPYLV
                     DEDQSVGKAYGAVCTPDFFGLNTDGKLQYRGRLDNLGRGKTGKREPELVNAMLQIAETG
                     QGPQDQTPSMGCSIKWTRG"
     gene            13845..14393
                     /locus_tag="AA5_01918"
                     /gene="resA"
     CDS             14397..14774
                     /locus_tag="AA5_01919"
                     /inference="ab initio prediction:Prodigal:002006"
                     /codon_start=1
                     /transl_table=11
                     /product="hypothetical protein"
                     /translation="MGITSLDHVNLRTTRLDEMIEWYCNVLGMRVGPRPPFPFPGAWLY
                     VEENAFVHLVGVEAEATGSDADLKLEHFAFSATGLDRFEAHLKTNGVSYRRVELTAIDT
                     VQLNVWDPDGNHIHIDFRTGE"
     gene            14397..14774
                     /locus_tag="AA5_01919"
     CDS             14966..18286
                     /locus_tag="AA5_01920"
                     /inference="ab initio prediction:Prodigal:002006"
                     /codon_start=1
                     /transl_table=11
                     /product="hypothetical protein"
                     /translation="MADIDEWLIRNGLSKYVNAFSRHEVELGDLPELSDDDLVTIGLPL
                     GPRRRFLKAIRDEIGRPAGSHRAHQEPNIIAERRQLTVMFIDLVGSTAISQKLDPEDLA
                     EVLRLFKETCAAAVAAFDGHIASYYGDGIMVFFGFPHAHEDDPERAIHAGLRIVREVPE
                     IRTHAHLEVRIGIATGLVVVGDLRGEKMFEDGTAMGETPNLAARLQSMADPGTMIVAPT
                     TRELAGDAFEFVRRGTFQLKGFAKEVEAWQVTGTRQTLSRFLAADDARMSSLVGRAQEH
                     ETLQSKWKLARQGQGQVVLVSGEAGIGKSRLIEELRRTIPDAKHRQLRFQCSPFHDASA
                     LYPIIRQLENAAELRVGDSADEKMNKIHGVLGDPSDGSLKLAAALLSVPFEDRLGPLDL
                     TPEQIMKQTLDMLVNHVIGLAQETPTLLLFEDAHWIDPTTKTLLDQLVTRIEDARLLMV
                     MSYRTGFDPDWPQSHNLMHVALQQLDFAQVKEIVNDVAKGKTVPGEVHRLIAARSNGVP
                     LFVEEVTKDLLESDLLTERADAYTIDRSTPSPTVPKTLHDALMARLDRLSSAKEVAQIG
                     AVIGPQFSYPMIASVSRFDERALRSGLDLLVDAGIVIVSDSEPEETFSYRHALIRDTAY
                     NSLLKRERRTLHARVVQALNSASLRENSAGPEILAHHYTMADMPDEAIEHWYLAGQRAV
                     ERSAGIEAATQLGRALALLEQQEDSVDRDRMETKIQTLRAGVLRSTAGIAADETGAVYA
                     RIRDLCNRLGETEQLFPVLNGLYAYHLVRGEYDLAKDVAAQLLDLSKLTDETHHIMIAH
                     RAMGAVLLHIGQQDAAYAHLRQALRLYDPQQHSRLAYVYGTDHAAITSCFLSMTVWLRG
                     EPDRALEIQHQAISAAQKLNHAHSLAQTLTYLCMLHLLRREPEHVYDVAARLEELATKH
                     TFPFMTLTANVWRCWADAQIKPGPETIRAMRDASEAWWASGAGNYKPVFLTALAEASLK
                     ANDPKAAQRLLDEAREQQVLTNEAWAQPETDRIQALVRSMDTAADDLFTEALETARKQQ
                     AIMFELRTAVDYVQTCDRFGCSPASPPDLGKILAMIVGGAQTRDVARAMSLLNQSKVS"
     gene            14966..18286
                     /locus_tag="AA5_01920"
     CDS             complement(18372..19379)
                     /gene="cuyA_1"
                     /locus_tag="AA5_01921"
                     /EC_number="4.4.1.25"
                     /inference="ab initio prediction:Prodigal:002006"
                     /inference="similar to AA sequence:UniProtKB:A3SQG3"
                     /codon_start=1
                     /transl_table=11
                     /product="L-cysteate sulfo-lyase"
                     /db_xref="COG:COG2515"
                     /translation="MIDAALSNYPRARLMTSVTPVERLERLSDQLGLDLWIKRDDLTGL
                     SFGGNKTRQLEFYMGEALRQRADTILITGAVQSNFVRTAAAAAAKLGMSSVLQLEDRVT
                     NMGEYYHRSGNVLLAQLLGAEHIGYPKGEDEAGADGALHERAEELVAMGRKPYVIHLGI
                     DHPPLGALGYVAGAAELHTQISEFDAAVVPSGSGATHGGFLAGLRLVGQTAPVYGICVR
                     RDQNQQHARLQNVLGRLATMMGFDPALVMEDIYTWDGALAPGYGRIGRATREALTLMAR
                     SEGIFLDPVYSAKTFAGLLALLEQGAIEKGQKVVLLHTGGQPALFGYQDELQPS"
     gene            complement(18372..19379)
                     /locus_tag="AA5_01921"
                     /gene="cuyA_1"
     CDS             complement(19585..20277)
                     /gene="fixK_1"
                     /locus_tag="AA5_01922"
                     /inference="ab initio prediction:Prodigal:002006"
                     /inference="similar to AA sequence:UniProtKB:P26488"
                     /codon_start=1
                     /transl_table=11
                     /product="Nitrogen fixation regulation protein FixK"
                     /db_xref="COG:COG0664"
                     /translation="MSHEAQKAIARQSLLLRSLPDQHVDTLLRQAIWRQYDRGETIFLQ
                     EEEAKAVHVVLAGWVKLFRISPTGAEAVVSVFTRGESFGEAVALRNVPYPVSAEAVSAC
                     EVMHIPSPVLLSLMKEDPEIGVSILAATFTHLHALVAQLEQLKAQTGAQRVAEFLLNLC
                     DRDSGRCEVELPYDKMLIAGRLGMKPESLSRAFSRLKPVGVKINRNHADIADMDDLRNY
                     AESDTSER"
     gene            complement(19585..20277)
                     /locus_tag="AA5_01922"
                     /gene="fixK_1"
     CDS             20465..21688
                     /gene="hemA_2"
                     /locus_tag="AA5_01923"
                     /EC_number="2.3.1.37"
                     /inference="ab initio prediction:Prodigal:002006"
                     /inference="similar to AA sequence:UniProtKB:P18079"
                     /codon_start=1
                     /transl_table=11
                     /product="5-aminolevulinate synthase"
                     /db_xref="COG:COG0156"
                     /translation="MDFERFFSQSLDALKDEGNYRVFIDLQRRCGAFPNARQTDGSIQR
                     DVRIWCSNDYLGMGQHPAVINAMHDALERCGAGAGGTRNISGTTHDHVLLEAELADLHG
                     KEAALLFTSGYVSNWAALGTLAAKIPGLIVFSDALNHASMIEGIRHSRAQKVIWKHNDL
                     ADLEAKLADADPDAPKMIAFESVYSMDGDIAPIKEICDLADKYGAMTYLDEVHAVGLYG
                     PRGGGIAEREGLMDRLTVIEGTLGKAFGVVGGYIAASAALCDFVRSFASGFIFTTALPP
                     SIAAGAAASIRHLKQSSAERDLQKARVDQVRARLDAEGIPHLPNPSHIIPVMVGDPVKC
                     KFISDTLLEEFGIYIQPINYPTVPKGTERLRITPSPVHTDEDIDHLVGALSALWQRCQI
                     ARIPQAAQ"
     gene            20465..21688
                     /locus_tag="AA5_01923"
                     /gene="hemA_2"
     CDS             complement(21744..22031)
                     /locus_tag="AA5_01924"
                     /inference="ab initio prediction:Prodigal:002006"
                     /codon_start=1
                     /transl_table=11
                     /product="hypothetical protein"
                     /translation="MAQPSSLTNSSRQRSPNSLTRAWLALLALSVGSALLTLIGAPSAI
                     IAGGILLLALIKARVILKHYLDLENSQSWLRGFTMVLTGFSVVIFALYLV"
     gene            complement(21744..22031)
                     /locus_tag="AA5_01924"
     CDS             complement(22036..22584)
                     /gene="ctaE_1"
                     /locus_tag="AA5_01925"
                     /EC_number="1.9.3.1"
                     /inference="ab initio prediction:Prodigal:002006"
                     /inference="similar to AA sequence:UniProtKB:Q9AEL8"
                     /codon_start=1
                     /transl_table=11
                     /product="Cytochrome c oxidase subunit 3"
                     /db_xref="COG:COG1845"
                     /translation="MSDASLIDELPGEFLMWVLIISELLVFGAGMIAFMGVRLTDPAGF
                     AEAQSHLHRTGAALNTAVLVTSGYLAAQALHWRRNMQRLRARLALILAALLGVVFLIIK
                     GAEYADKASQGIGYETHPFFLFYYMLTGFHAAHVLAGVGILLLVAWCDDPSSVEAGAQF
                     WHMVDLVWIMLFPVIYLLG"
     gene            complement(22036..22584)
                     /locus_tag="AA5_01925"
                     /gene="ctaE_1"
     CDS             complement(22581..24503)
                     /locus_tag="AA5_01926"
                     /inference="ab initio prediction:Prodigal:002006"
                     /codon_start=1
                     /transl_table=11
                     /product="hypothetical protein"
                     /translation="MVRIDFEPWEPEETIGKLWHTLASRLDAPQVHVGAAVDLSEVAGR
                     LAVLFRGLGGSPGVELRPVSPEVSRHRLSWRRKLATEVELMPRASFDGEVLRLPDRLAV
                     FPAREANGALYVWLAAAAAHAGTRIDEDDPLRADLRALIAARHMVEATLDDAPGLRPLY
                     TELCKGVLFQRDIPSLPPAEAAVEELIRHMLGDPKPLSNQAEHLLALDDDLIAPRGYQP
                     MRPVPLWPELRAVGFSEHNEVENPDTEGPPEESGEKTHRARRRKSDQAERSDSFILHKF
                     EAILSWAEFLNINRRIDDDDPDNAKKAADDQEEIGLGQISKAPPTKLKLHLDLAPEDVN
                     RERLSGRILYPEWDVRTGQYLPDHVNVLLSEADIRDDAAEFGKDPAAARRIRAVKRQFE
                     ALRPGRVMTRGHLDGDQLDMEAAVRAQVDRCANGEGTERVWMQSRPEARDLAVSILLDV
                     SRSTESAVTGRAVIDIEREALAALAWGLNACGDDFAIHAFSSLKRQRVYVQRCKRFDEP
                     MATKVEQRIASLRPGHYTRLGAAIRHCSADLASQSRKRRLLLVITDGKPNDLDHYEGRH
                     GIEDTCMAIREARRAGQSVFGVTIDKTGKSWFPRMFGQGGFAVIPDPHRLTMALPQIYR
                     QLVGA"
     gene            complement(22581..24503)
                     /locus_tag="AA5_01926"
     CDS             complement(24512..25321)
                     /gene="nirQ"
                     /locus_tag="AA5_01927"
                     /inference="ab initio prediction:Prodigal:002006"
                     /inference="similar to AA sequence:UniProtKB:Q02441"
                     /codon_start=1
                     /transl_table=11
                     /product="Denitrification regulatory protein NirQ"
                     /db_xref="COG:COG0714"
                     /translation="MDGSMNLKEGAANAPFYLAQGDECDVFTTAYKNDLPVLLKGPTGC
                     GKTRFVAHMAAKLGRPLYTVACHDDLAAADLIGRYLLKGGETVWVDGPLTRAVREGAIC
                     YLDEVVEARKDVTVVLHPLTDDRRILPIDRTGEELEAAPGFMLVASYNPGYQNILKTLK
                     PSTRQRFISLEFDFPSPQMEAEVVAQESGLPLERCKPLVRLAGKLRGLKGQDLEEGVST
                     RLVVYAATLIAQGMSTDRAILAAMIEPLTDDEDIKRGLLDLVTAVFG"
     gene            complement(24512..25321)
                     /locus_tag="AA5_01927"
                     /gene="nirQ"
     CDS             complement(25327..26694)
                     /gene="norB"
                     /locus_tag="AA5_01928"
                     /EC_number="1.7.2.5"
                     /inference="ab initio prediction:Prodigal:002006"
                     /inference="similar to AA sequence:UniProtKB:P98008"
                     /codon_start=1
                     /transl_table=11
                     /product="Nitric oxide reductase subunit B"
                     /translation="MKYESQKIAYAYFAVAMALFAIQVIGGLLAGFIYVFPNFLSELLP
                     FNIVRMLHTNSLIVWLILGFFGAAYFLIPEEAEREIHSPKLAYLQLIILVVGTLGVVVT
                     YVFNLFEGNWLLGKEGREFLEQPKWVKAGIVVAALIFLYNVSMTVLKGKKTAITNILLL
                     GLWGLALLFLFAFYNPGNLSLDKQYWWYVVHLWVEGVWELIMASILAYLMLKLTGVDRE
                     IVEKWLYVIVAAALFSGILGTGHHYYWIGTPAYWQWIGSIFSSLEVIPFFAMMAFAFVM
                     VWKGRRDHPNKAALLWSLGCATLAFFGAGVWGFLHTLHGVNYYTHGTQITAAHGHLAFY
                     GAYVCLNLAIFSYAMPILKNRDPYNQVLNMGSFWLMTSGMVFMTFVLTFGGTVQTHMQR
                     VVGDYFMDVQDQIAIFYWMRLGSGLVVVLGALLFIYSIWVPRKEVIEPGAAETPAE"
     gene            complement(25327..26694)
                     /locus_tag="AA5_01928"
                     /gene="norB"
     CDS             complement(26711..27160)
                     /gene="norC"
                     /locus_tag="AA5_01929"
                     /inference="ab initio prediction:Prodigal:002006"
                     /inference="similar to AA sequence:UniProtKB:Q52527"
                     /codon_start=1
                     /transl_table=11
                     /product="Nitric oxide reductase subunit C"
                     /db_xref="COG:COG2010"
                     /translation="MRDVMTKSMARNIFYGGSLFFILIFLALSAHSHWYIVNSENAAKL
                     DDSVVRGKHVWEKHACVNCHSILGEGAYFAPEVGNVMTRWGVLDDPESAFESLKGWMEA
                     QPTGIPGRRQMPNFNLSDEELRDLTNFLIWTDNIDAQGWPPNEAG"
     gene            complement(26711..27160)
                     /locus_tag="AA5_01929"
                     /gene="norC"
     CDS             27428..28540
                     /locus_tag="AA5_01930"
                     /inference="ab initio prediction:Prodigal:002006"
                     /codon_start=1
                     /transl_table=11
                     /product="hypothetical protein"
                     /translation="MANYSYIGYTPGVITVNTIGPDTVTLDVNFDPDTDRRLFSVTDAA
                     GGFIQNGGGPPIVDTGDVFNGDRFDNEDGDDLTQTGTITTLDGSTTFLSGPIYLEESYI
                     LSKPGGGTITVYRVEVDGTLGGYITSEPLVPGTTYSMNIVNVTPTNAPDTTDPTTIIDV
                     PCFVAGTLIMTPRGPRPIEDLKVGDAVVTADNGPQHIRWIGTRHLDQAALCARPRLKPI
                     RIEAGSLGDHLPQRDLFVSPQHRMLVRSPIAVRMFDAEEVLVPAHILVGVPGISIADDT
                     RAVTYVHLLFDRHEIIYAEGAPSESLLTGAQALSSVHPNARAEILELFPELDQRNYVPL
                     AARRIPEKGKRARALVHRHIKNERPLIAER"
     gene            27428..28540
                     /locus_tag="AA5_01930"
     CDS             complement(28559..29755)
                     /locus_tag="AA5_01931"
                     /inference="ab initio prediction:Prodigal:002006"
                     /codon_start=1
                     /transl_table=11
                     /product="hypothetical protein"
                     /translation="MTAVIARVFSEGFRVFFLSAGLYGMFAGVAWGVWLASLDGLMPYM
                     EQSYAMPPVMWHAHEMIFGYATAALGGFFLTAVPNWTGAPEARARFITLVALIWMAGRL
                     AVWFSGVLPPLFVAVVDLSFVPILALKIASQLVRRPKPQNMVFLYLLVLMLASNVMVHL
                     EWMGVTVDTLNTGIRAGLLTLCSMIAILGGRITPAFTRNAMKRAGQPEASWPVSVARLD
                     RATMILALLLPLLVLALDVGPVAGAVALVMGCVQLMRMARWRTGWALRQPILVALHLGL
                     GMLALGLILWGLAAIGMGNEIGALHVLGIGCVGGMTLAVMSRAALGHSGRPLVAPRPMA
                     IAYGLMAVAALVRWLGSDMTGGYMTAMLTADGFWIAAMGLYLFAMWPALTGPRAVQQT"
     gene            complement(28559..29755)
                     /locus_tag="AA5_01931"
     CDS             30001..31677
                     /gene="nirS_1"
                     /locus_tag="AA5_01932"
                     /EC_number="1.7.2.1"
                     /inference="ab initio prediction:Prodigal:002006"
                     /inference="similar to AA sequence:UniProtKB:P24040"
                     /codon_start=1
                     /transl_table=11
                     /product="Nitrite reductase"
                     /translation="MSLGISYNKPGRALGVGLAMLLGSVAAPTFAEEPTLSEEAFESSK
                     QLYFEQCAGCHGVLRKGATGKNLEPHWKKTAADGTVTEGGTLQLGQERLEKIIAWGTEG
                     GMNNFSDIMTEQEIKDMATYIMMEPPKPPEMSLEQMMATRKVYVEEEDYPTEPLHGRNW
                     ENFFVVIERDVGKVAVIDGDTKEVLTHIPTGYAVHVLKASEHHSLTEPEHPGRFWYTMG
                     RDGKMTKIDLWQTPDKMLVSEVKIAYDARDVAVSGDGKYVIGGGYWPPHFAIVDAKTME
                     PVKVVSTRGVNVDGEYVEEARVAAIYTTPNEPTWIVAVKELGQLWQVDYTDLDNLRIDK
                     IDSAKFLHDGFFDPTGRYFQIAANASNKMVVVDTETHKLEAMIDTAALPHPGPGANWVD
                     PNCGPVAGTTHLGVGTVTVWGNDPENRPDDAWKVCYEVETDGPGLFVRTHPNSDYIWAD
                     QTKHPEPEVQQSVQVISKETGEIVKTIQITEDEGSAAVHFEFNADGTEVWVSKWNLSDS
                     KEPNGQIVIFDAKTLEEIGRIDGLYAPTGKFNVYNRSNHVT"
     gene            30001..31677
                     /locus_tag="AA5_01932"
                     /gene="nirS_1"
     CDS             31802..33586
                     /locus_tag="AA5_01933"
                     /inference="ab initio prediction:Prodigal:002006"
                     /codon_start=1
                     /transl_table=11
                     /product="hypothetical protein"
                     /translation="MTSEPEKKKPIWRRYFLWGMPVAGIAGAFAAGIIFWGGFNTAMEA
                     TNTKEFCISCHEMRDFVYEEYTGTIHDVNRSGVGAVCSDCHVPKDWTHKMIRKIKASKE
                     LYGKMVGTINTREKFEAKRVHLAMNEWERMKATDSRECRNCHDFESMMPEFQKPRARQQ
                     HLNAMTVGQTCIDCHKGIAHSDARDRADEEYLEKLEAPNPDFIRPIPPEYLASLEKIEA
                     KEAAEAEAEKAAKKAQQEAVQAQIAAAVDAALEEERAKTSGEDAAAPSGGASDVAPNID
                     WNAVAAADLKLFYPGQASFEWVQNGKFHGGARPLTKGGDQCTTCHAKELDTIGNKIVAG
                     GDLEPTPIPGKRGVIDATVQAAHDDENLYIRLQWPDAGHNPVPFVDGGKMDPDNQIKVA
                     MMITGTGIELGDQVGCWASCHADNTYMPFAPEADAIAANADVAGRLNATDTITKYISES
                     RTDVEVKGRRGKALGGWDKLKAEEQIEQYLADGTYLDLMRVYADGSATNGYLLEQRVVN
                     DGEIAASAELSGGMWTVVFTRPLNSGAPGDVPLEAGKTYTVGFAIHDDFTAARFHHVTL
                     NTSLALDDDSAFINVVKQ"
     gene            31802..33586
                     /locus_tag="AA5_01933"
     CDS             33642..34043
                     /gene="petE"
                     /locus_tag="AA5_01934"
                     /inference="ab initio prediction:Prodigal:002006"
                     /inference="protein motif:HAMAP:MF_00566"
                     /codon_start=1
                     /transl_table=11
                     /product="Plastocyanin"
                     /translation="MKPQRLLPALLLLAAPAWADETAEICAEAEERYVELFGQPSSAVE
                     DAEVVLMYKYNFCPSELTVKAGTTVRWVNVDKRTSHSVLLKDGSQPESDRLFPEESVEL
                     TFLKPGPQDYLCGPHWETQNMIGMITVEP"
     gene            33642..34043
                     /locus_tag="AA5_01934"
                     /gene="petE"
     CDS             34242..35003
                     /gene="sumT_2"
                     /locus_tag="AA5_01935"
                     /EC_number="2.1.1.107"
                     /inference="ab initio prediction:Prodigal:002006"
                     /inference="similar to AA sequence:UniProtKB:O34744"
                     /codon_start=1
                     /transl_table=11
                     /product="Uroporphyrinogen-III C-methyltransferase"
                     /db_xref="COG:COG0007"
                     /translation="MSGKVFLIGAGPGDPELMTLRALRLLREADVVVYDRLVSADILNL
                     HAEGARLIPVGKAPKCHTVPQDRINEILLEEASAGRTVARLKGGDPMIFGRGSEEAAYL
                     MARGVAVEYAPGITAAQGASCSTGVPLTHRGLATSVQYVTGHRQADKVLDLDWKRLADP
                     DSTLVVYMGVANIGQIAMGLMTENLPGSTPVLAVGKATTPDERRLVSRLDQLATDVRAA
                     DLKAPTLFIIGKVVSLYAERPVAELLEQAHG"
     gene            34242..35003
                     /locus_tag="AA5_01935"
                     /gene="sumT_2"
     CDS             34957..35379
                     /locus_tag="AA5_01936"
                     /inference="ab initio prediction:Prodigal:002006"
                     /codon_start=1
                     /transl_table=11
                     /product="hypothetical protein"
                     /translation="MPNGLWPSFWNRPMAKLGRRDQGIVPTCTDRSPGRSGWAAQTCLT
                     IAVLAATSAFAADVIDPDTLKRLVHQDCGSCHGLSLKGGLGPDLRSETLEHYDADVLTS
                     VILDGIPDTAMPPWRPLISEEEAEWIARYLLEQEAQ"
     gene            34957..35379
                     /locus_tag="AA5_01936"
     CDS             35376..36521
                     /locus_tag="AA5_01937"
                     /inference="ab initio prediction:Prodigal:002006"
                     /codon_start=1
                     /transl_table=11
                     /product="hypothetical protein"
                     /translation="MKHFILGLAATLMMTTAQAEPTATGDLGLVIERAKGSVLLVDQSD
                     RAALARIEGLGDLSHASLVYSPDERFAYVFGRDGGLTKIDIVTRQIVNRVVQAGNAIGG
                     AISDDGKLVAVSNYEPGGVRVFDADTLEMVADIPTDSKTIGLVDAPGRRFVFTMWDTGE
                     TWIADFAKGTPEITKIPDMGKNPYDALITANGRTYITGLFGEDGLTALDLWAETPEPIR
                     VLPDYGRGQEEMPVYKMPHLEGWALTGREFVLPAVGHHEVLWIDADTLTETGRTKTHGQ
                     PVFAMARPDGRQVWVNFAHPLNDTIQVIDSVSKQIIHEFKPGPAVLHMEFTPRGHEVWI
                     SVRDANKVMVYDTHSFEKLREIDADSPSGIFFTARAHRTGL"
     gene            35376..36521
                     /locus_tag="AA5_01937"
     CDS             36525..37514
                     /locus_tag="AA5_01938"
                     /inference="ab initio prediction:Prodigal:002006"
                     /codon_start=1
                     /transl_table=11
                     /product="hypothetical protein"
                     /translation="MRHITDPIDRRLLDEFQRDFPITDRPFQMLGNALGLDEAEVIHRL
                     SRMRATGRITRVGATITPGAVTASTLAAVAAPEDRLEEVAALIDAEPGVNHNYQREDAW
                     NLWFVATGPDRAHVNDTLARISRSTGLQVLDLRLVRPFNVDLGFRMTGGAKNVPTARKV
                     DASVMREGDRCLLQSLSSGLSLVSEPYAALARSLKRDVTDLMGRVEALHAAGIISRLGV
                     IVRHRALGWSANAMVVWDLPAEQIETAGPALAAFPGVTLCYERNPVPDVWPYRLYSMIH
                     ARTRNEALDVLAGAIALPELAGARNKVLFSTRCFKQTGALIQAKEVAA"
     gene            36525..37514
                     /locus_tag="AA5_01938"
     CDS             37511..37960
                     /locus_tag="AA5_01939"
                     /inference="ab initio prediction:Prodigal:002006"
                     /codon_start=1
                     /transl_table=11
                     /product="hypothetical protein"
                     /translation="MTLDQTDRAILNRMQEDLPLTSHPYATVAAELGLSEAELLSRLRR
                     MKDDRVITRFGPFFDAAAMGGAFCLCAMAVPDEEFETVLTKVNAHPEVAHNYERTHRLN
                     MWFVLATETPEGIEATADAIERETGVNVLRFPKLQEFFIGFRVAA"
     gene            37511..37960
                     /locus_tag="AA5_01939"
     CDS             37957..38439
                     /locus_tag="AA5_01940"
                     /inference="ab initio prediction:Prodigal:002006"
                     /codon_start=1
                     /transl_table=11
                     /product="hypothetical protein"
                     /translation="MIDATDRQIIESLQGGLPLVAAPYAQVAADLGLTEATLLDRLASL
                     KARGVIRRIAAAPNHYKLGMTSNGMTVWDVQDDLITELGAHIGALPFVTHCYERPRALP
                     DWPYNLFAMVHGSSRDEVEDKRGQIAAILGSACRGSDILYSTRILKKTGLRLKQKG"
     gene            37957..38439
                     /locus_tag="AA5_01940"
     CDS             38443..39657
                     /gene="pqqE_2"
                     /locus_tag="AA5_01941"
                     /EC_number="1.21.98.4"
                     /inference="ab initio prediction:Prodigal:002006"
                     /inference="similar to AA sequence:UniProtKB:P71517"
                     /codon_start=1
                     /transl_table=11
                     /product="PqqA peptide cyclase"
                     /db_xref="COG:COG0535"
                     /translation="MFRLTEYMHQLVKPTPVRKRRPGPVKPVVIWNLTRRCNLKCRHCY
                     TVSADVAFPGELSHEQAMVTLEDLGQFRVPALILSGGEPLDRFDFFDIAKRARDLVPML
                     ALSTNGTRIYDETADMIADVGFNYVGISLDGIGATNDWFRGVEGAFADALRGVRECKKR
                     GIKVGLRFCLTEGTQHHLPDLLSLCDDEGVDKFYLSHLVYAGRGDKNRGEDAAHQRTRK
                     GLDLLLERAWEAASGGRPLDIVTGNNDADAGYFLNWIRTHFDADKAAHVRAHLAAWGGN
                     SSGLGVANIDNLGRVHPDTYWSDYTVGNVKTKSFSELWTGDDPMLAMLRTRPRPLKGRC
                     GACELKDVCGGNTRIRALQLTGDPWAEDPACYLSNQEIGVDDAGERLQVTPFRGKSHDP
                     AHQFF"
     gene            38443..39657
                     /locus_tag="AA5_01941"
                     /gene="pqqE_2"
     CDS             39632..41185
                     /gene="nirS_2"
                     /locus_tag="AA5_01942"
                     /EC_number="1.7.2.1"
                     /inference="ab initio prediction:Prodigal:002006"
                     /inference="similar to AA sequence:UniProtKB:P24474"
                     /codon_start=1
                     /transl_table=11
                     /product="Nitrite reductase"
                     /db_xref="COG:COG2010"
                     /translation="MIRRISSFKTLTFGTLCSVLLAGTAWADAQSDYAEHCASCHGENR
                     LGGVGPALIPETLKRMRGPRVAAVIAEGRAATQMPAFSHELDALQIEELAGWLKSPLES
                     DPEWGEAQILASRTLDEEYVPVDAPVWDSDPMNITLVVETGDHHVSVLDGDTFEVLDRF
                     ETPFAVHGGPKFSPDGRYVFIMSRDGWVQKYDIWALKQVGRVRAGLNSRNIAMSGDGKW
                     VAVANYLPNSLTVLSTEDLSVAKVIEVKSKKGLPSRVSAVYQAPPRESFVLALKDVPEI
                     WEVFYGANPPQSGLGHDFRIEGQFKNPDPFPVRKITTADYLDDFFFDQSYEFVMGASRD
                     GKGGQVIDLVIGHKVADLDLPGMPHLGSGITWKHGDTTVMATPHLTDGAVSVIDMQSWE
                     TVKRIKTEGPGFFMRSHENSPYVWADVFFGPNKDAMHVIDKQSLEIVKTLRPSPGKTVA
                     HVEFTRDGSHALVSIWEDDGAVIVYDAQTLEEIRRLPMRKPSGKYNVWNKITFSEGTSH
                     "
     gene            39632..41185
                     /locus_tag="AA5_01942"
                     /gene="nirS_2"
     CDS             41142..41405
                     /locus_tag="AA5_01943"
                     /inference="ab initio prediction:Prodigal:002006"
                     /codon_start=1
                     /transl_table=11
                     /product="hypothetical protein"
                     /translation="MSGTRSPSRKEPATEGKWPVWKLAILLYPATALTVAINLFLLGLI
                     LHSVGFGAIEPVPAIIWSIPLGIPAAWLAGRWLRGLMDEADG"
     gene            41142..41405
                     /locus_tag="AA5_01943"
     CDS             41495..41959
                     /locus_tag="AA5_01944"
                     /inference="ab initio prediction:Prodigal:002006"
                     /codon_start=1
                     /transl_table=11
                     /product="hypothetical protein"
                     /translation="MPTVRPPHSLFDRVSRAVCGLVGVFLLLLQMLGPVLASPGDSMWI
                     EICSEAGAVWVEVGLEEGTDDPTAPCPKCADCALCAVTTGAPLPDLPLLMQSENVRIVP
                     AAIGDLCILYNSRRLWPETRGPPIATQEEFERALRASVASTLALGGAPWS"
     gene            41495..41959
                     /locus_tag="AA5_01944"
     CDS             41950..44127
                     /locus_tag="AA5_01945"
                     /inference="ab initio prediction:Prodigal:002006"
                     /codon_start=1
                     /transl_table=11
                     /product="hypothetical protein"
                     /translation="MVVSRAIHFLLAFALSCLMAISAHADSLASFLPDIEPADLAPGAD
                     AFGPVRDDVKVAPVLKGGETVAWAFLTSDFVGTTGYSGKPIHVVAAIDNDALLTGVQLV
                     KHSEPIVLIGIPNSRMVELTEGYAGLDLKVEAKTGGEGHDLDIISGATVTIMVIDDSLV
                     RSGIKVARALGLGGLSPLQADGPRREVDMAQNAVYDWSTLSGDGSIRRLTLDVGQVNAA
                     FEATGDQRAIKRPEPGEPDHTFIDMHMALVSVPSIGKSLLGDAEYQNLVNWLDEGEQAI
                     LVLGRGAYSFKGSGYVRGGIFDRIQLIQGDNSVRFFDKQQVRLGKVAAPDAPSFTELDI
                     FKIPADAEFDPTEPFRLQLLVQRAVGAVEKTFLTFDLGYKLPDRYLLPVAAPKIVDDAT
                     GEAAAKAALWQRIWKDRTVEIAVLGVMLLVLTATFFFQFHATMNARVFYWFRIGYLTMT
                     LFFIGWYANAQLSVVNLMALAGSLRTGFSWDAFLLDPLVFIQWFAVAAALLFWGRGAYC
                     GWLCPFGALQELTNKIARALKVPQWTLPWGLNERLWPAKYMIFLGLFGLSFISIPLAEK
                     YAEVEPFKTAIILKFMRDWPFVVFALALLGIGLFIERFYCRYLCPLGGALAIPARIRMF
                     DWLRRYKDCGTPCQTCANECPVQAIHPTGEINPNECVTCLHCQVLYQSEDKCPVVIRQL
                     KRRAKTGSVQMKTPLGQPPANHPNAKPQSVS"
     gene            41950..44127
                     /locus_tag="AA5_01945"
     CDS             44142..46049
                     /gene="nosZ"
                     /locus_tag="AA5_01946"
                     /EC_number="1.7.2.4"
                     /inference="ab initio prediction:Prodigal:002006"
                     /inference="similar to AA sequence:UniProtKB:P94127"
                     /codon_start=1
                     /transl_table=11
                     /product="Nitrous-oxide reductase"
                     /translation="MSEHDNKLTVTRRGMLGATATGAVLAGTGLGSTLMTAKQASAAAN
                     ANLEPGELDEYYGFWSSGQTGELRILGFPSMRELMRVPVFNRCSATGWGQTNESLKIMT
                     EGLLPETKEFLAKRGMKTYDNGDLHHPHMSFTDGTYDGRYLFMNDKANTRVARVRCDVM
                     KCDKITEIPNAKAIHGLRPQKFPRTGYVFANGEDETPLVNDGSVLDDPSLYVNIFTALD
                     GDTMEVAWQVIVSGNLDNTDCDYQGKYAFSTSYNSEMGMNLAEMTENELDHVVVFNIAE
                     IEKGIEAGDYQELKGVKVLDGRKGQNKKYTRYIPIPNSPHGINTAPDGKHVCINGKLSP
                     TVSIMDVTKLDALFESDADPRSCIVGEPQLGLGPLHTAYDGQGNAFTTLFLDSQIVKWN
                     IDKAIRAYNGEDVDPIISKVDVHYQPGHNSTSMGETKEADGKWLISMNKFSKDRFLNVG
                     PLKPENEQLIDISSDEMKVVHDGPTFAEPHDSIIVRSDIVNPVNVWDRNDVTWEDARKQ
                     AEADGIDLEEGAEEPIRDGNKVRVYMTSQAPTFSLEKFTVKQGDEVTVYITNLDDVDDV
                     THGFCLGNYGIAMEVAPMATASVTFTADRPGVHWFYCQWFCHALHMEMRGRMLVEPQGA
                     "
     gene            44142..46049
                     /locus_tag="AA5_01946"
                     /gene="nosZ"
     CDS             46053..47309
                     /gene="nosD"
                     /locus_tag="AA5_01947"
                     /inference="ab initio prediction:Prodigal:002006"
                     /inference="similar to AA sequence:UniProtKB:P19843"
                     /codon_start=1
                     /transl_table=11
                     /product="putative ABC transporter binding protein NosD"
                     /translation="MRWPLLIPLLLGSPLWAADWDVPNRAGAINEVLAQAADGDTLRLS
                     PGVYAEHLILDRPVTIDGLGQATIDGQGTGSVITVTGPGVTVRGLTVIGSGSSHDGIDS
                     GIQLTKTARAPVVEDNVLLGNLYGIDIHGAKDSIVRGNRIEGRQDQRMNDRGNGVYVWN
                     APGARVEDNDIRYGRDGIFVNSSKKNTFTGNLFRDLRFAVHYMYADNSVVSDNVSIGND
                     LGYAVMFTTNVKVADNVSIGDREHGVMLNYANKSQITGNVVIGAKEKCTFLYNSNKNEF
                     TDNWFQGCGIGIHFTAGSERNRIVGNSFIGNRTQVKYVSTKWVEWSEDGRGNYWSDFAA
                     YDVDGNGIADAPYRPNDSMDHVLWTQPAAKLLLGSPAVQLVRWSQSAFPALLPGGVIDS
                     NPLMQPLEPPAMEKVPHDG"
     gene            46053..47309
                     /locus_tag="AA5_01947"
                     /gene="nosD"
     CDS             47299..48192
                     /gene="nosF"
                     /locus_tag="AA5_01948"
                     /inference="ab initio prediction:Prodigal:002006"
                     /inference="similar to AA sequence:UniProtKB:P19844"
                     /codon_start=1
                     /transl_table=11
                     /product="putative ABC transporter ATP-binding protein
                     NosF"
                     /db_xref="COG:COG1131"
                     /translation="MTDKALIIDHVSKDRGKTRVLDDITLSLAPGQRVALLGHNGAGKS
                     TLIKSILGLTPIQGGAIRIGDATPGSAQARRETAYLPEAVSFHPALTGREQLTLFAKLS
                     GTRADVAGLLERVGLSDALDRRIGTYSKGMRQRLGLAQVLLGQPKVALLDEPTSGLDPI
                     SRQDLYAIIDELAAQGTAVLIASHALTEVEARTDRIAIMRKGRMVADDTLNNLSALAGL
                     PIRLKVRASANADVLAAELGGSRINGASVELLCSPADKMEALRRIAGLGDAVADVEMTP
                     PKLEDLYRHYAQEERP"
     gene            47299..48192
                     /locus_tag="AA5_01948"
                     /gene="nosF"
     CDS             48189..49010
                     /gene="nosY"
                     /locus_tag="AA5_01949"
                     /inference="ab initio prediction:Prodigal:002006"
                     /inference="similar to AA sequence:UniProtKB:P19845"
                     /codon_start=1
                     /transl_table=11
                     /product="putative ABC transporter permease protein NosY"
                     /db_xref="COG:COG1277"
                     /translation="MTRFLAITRTEMLILRRNRWLLVATLIMVLFALALTFAGSAPTGT
                     LGVDMLTVSVASMTTLSVYLAPLLALMISFDAIAGDVDRGSLSLLLSYPAGRGEILLGK
                     FTAHLAALAFAMTVGFGTAGAVAAFFGGAGPESLMALVRLILTSILLGAVFLALGYLLS
                     ALAKGATAAAGLSAGLWLVFVVLYDLGLLGAVVMDKGGTFTQSVFPWVMVANPADAFRL
                     WNIAATEGVAMASGMTGAAQALPIWAAPASLLIWPVIGFALARLAFRRVEP"
     gene            48189..49010
                     /locus_tag="AA5_01949"
                     /gene="nosY"
     CDS             49007..49522
                     /gene="nosL"
                     /locus_tag="AA5_01950"
                     /inference="ab initio prediction:Prodigal:002006"
                     /inference="similar to AA sequence:UniProtKB:O68481"
                     /codon_start=1
                     /transl_table=11
                     /product="Copper-binding lipoprotein NosL"
                     /translation="MKPLVLIALIALAACKEDLAEAPDPVDLTPDALSYFCQMNIAEHG
                     GPKGQIHLEGYPAPLFFAQVRDMVAYLKSPERDADITAVYVSDMGIAPSWRQPGISNWI
                     AADGATFVVGANVAGGMGAREVVPFADPADAQAFIEIYGGTALGLPDIPDTEVLGPVDL
                     ELSLETPV"
     gene            49007..49522
                     /locus_tag="AA5_01950"
                     /gene="nosL"
     CDS             49519..50415
                     /gene="apbE_2"
                     /locus_tag="AA5_01951"
                     /EC_number="2.7.1.180"
                     /inference="ab initio prediction:Prodigal:002006"
                     /inference="similar to AA sequence:UniProtKB:A5F5Y3"
                     /codon_start=1
                     /transl_table=11
                     /product="FAD:protein FMN transferase"
                     /db_xref="COG:COG1477"
                     /translation="MTALSRRRFLIISAACAAATPLSASDARWHGTALGATASLRLVGL
                     TDAEAAPIMAAMETEIARLEDIFSLYRPQSQLSRLNRDGVLTAPAPELLNVLSLSSALH
                     QASGGAFDPSIQPVWTALAAGARPDDLVEVQQAIGWEKVIYDASAIRLPVPGKSALTLN
                     GIAQGAITDRIADLLRAHGLRDVLVNMGEVAALGARGDGAPWNVGLAAPDQTVLKRIEL
                     NDRAVATSSTLATQISQGVGHIITLDGPSSRDRTVSVSAPKAAIADGLSTALCAASAGR
                     AKEILEFFPDARIELNV"
     gene            49519..50415
                     /locus_tag="AA5_01951"
                     /gene="apbE_2"
     CDS             50547..51062
                     /gene="napF_2"
                     /locus_tag="AA5_01952"
                     /inference="ab initio prediction:Prodigal:002006"
                     /inference="similar to AA sequence:UniProtKB:P0AAL0"
                     /codon_start=1
                     /transl_table=11
                     /product="Ferredoxin-type protein NapF"
                     /db_xref="COG:COG1145"
                     /translation="MSQMTSRRAFLSARVLREDPDAIRPPGAVATGFSDLCTRCDDCAA
                     ACPEDIITFDDAGFPVLDLSAGGCTLCGDCADICPTPALLSERVAEWPWRARIDDTSCL
                     STNGVSCRLCQDNCEQDAIRFRLQLGGRAEPALETETCIGCGSCSAACPTGAIVMHRPA
                     PLHPEVNQ"
     gene            50547..51062
                     /locus_tag="AA5_01952"
                     /gene="napF_2"
     CDS             51059..51352
                     /gene="napD"
                     /locus_tag="AA5_01953"
                     /inference="ab initio prediction:Prodigal:002006"
                     /inference="protein motif:HAMAP:MF_02200"
                     /codon_start=1
                     /transl_table=11
                     /product="Chaperone NapD"
                     /translation="MNICGCLVHIAPDYTDTARAAMAETQGVELHAEAEDGRFVVVVED
                     TADRLASDTIMDLHQIPGVISLSLTYHHFEDLAETAPRPDAPSQPSSRRPMQ"
     gene            51059..51352
                     /locus_tag="AA5_01953"
                     /gene="napD"
     CDS             51349..53841
                     /gene="napA_2"
                     /locus_tag="AA5_01954"
                     /EC_number="1.9.6.1"
                     /inference="ab initio prediction:Prodigal:002006"
                     /inference="similar to AA sequence:UniProtKB:P33937"
                     /codon_start=1
                     /transl_table=11
                     /product="Periplasmic nitrate reductase"
                     /db_xref="COG:COG0243"
                     /translation="MTISESRRTFLKASAAAATASAAGIPMAAGQANAQVGAPDIRWDK
                     AACRFCGTGCSVLVGTKDGRVVATQGDPDAPVNRGLNCIKGYFLSKIMYGKDRLTTPLL
                     RKTNGQYDKNGEFEPVSWDEAFDVMAAKWKEALAKKGPTSVGMFGSGQWTVWEGYAAAK
                     MMKAGFRSNNIDPNARHCMASAVVGFMRTFGIDEPMGCYDDLEHADTFVLWGSNMAEMH
                     PILWSRLTDTRLTKPGCEVHVLSTFEHRSFELADNGMVFAPQTDLAILNYIANYIIQNG
                     AVNEEFVKNHVNITKTATDIGYGLRDNNPLQQEAENPNSGKLEPISFEEYAEAVSKYTL
                     EYTSELSGVPADKLERLAKQYADPNRKVMSLWTMGFNQHTRGSWVNSLMYNVHLLVGKI
                     SEPGNSPFSLTGQPSACGTAREVGTFAHRLPADMVVMNEKHREICETAWNVPAGTIPDK
                     PGFHAVLQHRKLKDGDLNAYWVQCTNNMQAAPNINEEGYPGYRNPENFITVSDPYPTVT
                     AVSADLILPTAMWVEKEGAYGNAERRTQFWRQQVKAPGEAKSDLWQVMEFSKRFTVEEV
                     WGEELLATMPEHRGKTMYDVLFANGSVDKFPLSETAEGFDNDESEHFGFYVQKGLFEEY
                     ANFGRGHAHDLAPFETYHQARGLRWPVVDGKETLYRFREGYDPYVSEGAGVEFYGHKDG
                     KAKIIFAPYEPAAEEPDAEFDLWLCTGRVLEHWHSGSMTRRVPELHRAYPAAVVYMHPQ
                     DAKDRGLRRGQEIVLSTRRGEVTSRVETRGRNKVPRGLVFMPWFDEHQLTNKLTLDATC
                     PLSKETDFKKCACKVERA"
     gene            51349..53841
                     /locus_tag="AA5_01954"
                     /gene="napA_2"
     CDS             53869..54687
                     /gene="napG"
                     /locus_tag="AA5_01955"
                     /inference="ab initio prediction:Prodigal:002006"
                     /inference="similar to AA sequence:UniProtKB:P0AAL3"
                     /codon_start=1
                     /transl_table=11
                     /product="Ferredoxin-type protein NapG"
                     /db_xref="COG:COG1145"
                     /translation="MSLVDKPLSPQRRRFLQDSARAAGGCVVAGSLLAYLARDARALPA
                     DALRPPGALPEKEFLSACIRCGLCVRDCPYDTLKLAELGSDAVATGTPFFTARDVPCEM
                     CDDIPCVAACPTGALDPGLENIDDAEMGVAVLVDQENCLNFLGLRCDVCYRVCPVIDEA
                     ITLETAHNTRSGHHALFIPTVHAERCTGCGMCEKSCVLPEAAIKVLPARLARGSSAEHY
                     RKGWEEKAAKGAPVVEGIIDLPDRLPGPGTDNLAAPGGFAPEYDLPGVGQ"
     gene            53869..54687
                     /locus_tag="AA5_01955"
                     /gene="napG"
     CDS             54684..55601
                     /gene="napH"
                     /locus_tag="AA5_01956"
                     /inference="ab initio prediction:Prodigal:002006"
                     /inference="similar to AA sequence:UniProtKB:P33934"
                     /codon_start=1
                     /transl_table=11
                     /product="Ferredoxin-type protein NapH"
                     /db_xref="COG:COG0348"
                     /translation="MSTRTHMPVGQEAVEGKGWIGAHRFLLMRRASQLLFLVLFLLGPW
                     FGIWIVEGTLAGSLTLGVLPLTDPFILLQSFVAGHWPEMTALIGGLIVLVVYALIGGRV
                     YCSWVCPINPVTDAANWVHRKLDLPKGWQPKRGTRLWILATVLLASGLSGVIAWELVNP
                     ITMLHRGLVFGMGFVWAMIAAIFVFDVFVSRHGWCGHLCPVGAFYGLIGSKSLLRVSAA
                     NRTACDDCMDCYAVCPENQVISPALKGKPGSSPLILSPDCTNCGRCVDVCAVDVFNFTH
                     RFDDHVVQPSDPVAAPEPRAARPI"
     gene            54684..55601
                     /locus_tag="AA5_01956"
                     /gene="napH"
     CDS             55614..56051
                     /gene="napB"
                     /locus_tag="AA5_01957"
                     /inference="ab initio prediction:Prodigal:002006"
                     /inference="similar to AA sequence:UniProtKB:P0ABL3"
                     /codon_start=1
                     /transl_table=11
                     /product="Periplasmic nitrate reductase, electron transfer
                     subunit"
                     /db_xref="COG:COG3043"
                     /translation="MKRSIVTGGIALLPVVLLSGWAFAQSAQVETLRGADVDEPIPLDQ
                     IHKNVEGRMQRNYRQQPPLIPHSIEQYQIDVRTNQCLSCHDWSKAGERNAPTLSMTHYL
                     DREGRELDRVAGTRYFCNQCHVPQADAPPLVENVFQPSTGN"
     gene            55614..56051
                     /locus_tag="AA5_01957"
                     /gene="napB"
     CDS             56081..56770
                     /gene="napC"
                     /locus_tag="AA5_01958"
                     /inference="ab initio prediction:Prodigal:002006"
                     /inference="similar to AA sequence:UniProtKB:P0ABL5"
                     /codon_start=1
                     /transl_table=11
                     /product="Cytochrome c-type protein NapC"
                     /db_xref="COG:COG3005"
                     /translation="MADSPEKRGFLGRLWNAIWTPAVMFSSGFLILAGFLAGILFWGGF
                     HWTLELTNTEEFCVSCHTMETNLGEYRETIHYNNHSGVRAICSDCHVPDEWNHKIKAKI
                     MAVKDVYHELVGTISTPEKYEDHRLAMASAVWKKMKASDSRECRNCHNFDYMDFTIQET
                     RAASEHQRAIDNGMTCIDCHQGIAHSLPPNYLETYEKVTAALEDEVVQEHAAAGDDIRD
                     FLNNSSN"
     gene            56081..56770
                     /locus_tag="AA5_01958"
                     /gene="napC"
     CDS             56784..57041
                     /locus_tag="AA5_01959"
                     /inference="ab initio prediction:Prodigal:002006"
                     /codon_start=1
                     /transl_table=11
                     /product="hypothetical protein"
                     /translation="MLELLGTIGGNVLSLPGILGLALGMMTRKLWLGAALGGAVGVFET
                     LVFAGFRFAHVEPLELIIAIVVGVCAGSLGTVIRIKGATA"
     gene            56784..57041
                     /locus_tag="AA5_01959"
     CDS             complement(57111..57893)
                     /gene="csqR"
                     /locus_tag="AA5_01960"
                     /inference="ab initio prediction:Prodigal:002006"
                     /inference="similar to AA sequence:UniProtKB:P32144"
                     /codon_start=1
                     /transl_table=11
                     /product="HTH-type transcriptional repressor CsqR"
                     /db_xref="COG:COG1349"
                     /translation="MSKYEQDILSTVNLHGRISVMELARILKVSDQTVRRIVKPMVAKG
                     SLSKVHGALVSTQNVLDPPFLARMAQNRAAKVAIADAVAGRIPDGSAIAIDTGSTSGFI
                     AQALRTRKNLTVVTNSAFIAATLSMEEGNRVFMAGTQLRNHDGAAFDRAAYDVIAGFSA
                     RTAILSASLVHPSKGFMVYDQCEADMARAMSDIADQTFMAVDSTKFNEAQTSPALRLPG
                     LAEKDVLITDRTLPAAFRSLPGDAELVIAGVKSHENSH"
     gene            complement(57111..57893)
                     /locus_tag="AA5_01960"
                     /gene="csqR"
     CDS             58044..60467
                     /gene="abo_6"
                     /locus_tag="AA5_01961"
                     /EC_number="1.5.3.19"
                     /inference="ab initio prediction:Prodigal:002006"
                     /inference="similar to AA sequence:UniProtKB:Q8GAI3"
                     /codon_start=1
                     /transl_table=11
                     /product="4-methylaminobutanoate oxidase
                     (formaldehyde-forming)"
                     /translation="MTTHSVRHLIIGGGIIGCSIAYHLARSGETDVVLLERASLTEGAT
                     WHAAGLVGQLRSSRNTTRMLKRSVALYDRLAEETGMEFDWKKVGSLRLAASKERLLEAK
                     RLATMARSFDLEMEIISAAEAKALFPYVDAKGLEGAAFIPSDGHVDPAGLCQAIASGAR
                     MHGARIRQSVEVTDFEIHNDRITKVMTSEGDYEADTVVLAAGMWSRELAAKLGVVVPAC
                     AVEHQYIVTEPLPDPDLVKRLPTLRDPERLVYYKPDAGGRLVIGGYEDNTLPFGDRGIP
                     GAFVRQLLPDNLERFAPLAELAGQVTPVVNTVGIRQVINGPIPYSADGDFVMGWAPELR
                     NLMLATGFLYGIAAGGGAGEMIAEWIVEGRPSLDLWPLDVRRFSPHHATRAFMYPRAVE
                     HYAHHYKMRYPGQEAETARNLRLSPLHERLKQHGAVFGSKNGWERPLWFAPAGVEPVDQ
                     LDFLSPGWKTYAEQEHKAARDGVVLIDQTSFSKFELIGPGALEALQNLAVSNMDKPDGT
                     VIYTQLCNDRGGVEADITVTRLGRDHFYIVTGSGFGVHDADWIRRHLPRDGRAQLIEMT
                     SARAVINICGPKARDVMQAIAEEDVSNHAFPFATAREITLGTAKVRAIRIGYIGELGWE
                     LHIPTEFALHVYDLLWQAGQSHGIRDIGYRTIESLRLEKGYLYWSADVTPDYSPIEAGL
                     GARVHLKSKQGFIGRPVLEAQKATGPERQLCTFITDERLPITGGETILHSGKTVSLACS
                     GGYGFTVGKSILYGYLPAGLAGGSDFEVEVFGERHAIRRVDGPLYDPANSRLKA"
     gene            58044..60467
                     /locus_tag="AA5_01961"
                     /gene="abo_6"
     CDS             60479..61411
                     /gene="thiK_1"
                     /locus_tag="AA5_01962"
                     /EC_number="2.7.1.89"
                     /inference="ab initio prediction:Prodigal:002006"
                     /inference="protein motif:HAMAP:MF_01604"
                     /codon_start=1
                     /transl_table=11
                     /product="Thiamine kinase"
                     /translation="MQNEPTNEIIQALRNVAGFETLAEADIHTQRLGGLTNLVYRVEGG
                     PRTVIVRIPGEGTEAYIDRAVEIHNAQVAAKTGVGPEVLWADAASGVMISDCVPDIVTM
                     TPEMFATRPGSAARAGKALRQLHDAPEPFKFRFELFSMINDYMKVLADKNATLPEGYAD
                     VVAEAAPIREVLRDKPGTLVPSHCDPLCENFLDDGQRMWIVDYEYSGMNDALWDLGDLS
                     VEAGLNDEQEQEMLTAYFGNPPSEAQIGRMVIYKAMCDLLWTLWGLIQHADENPAEDFW
                     AYATNRFERCKSLMLAPSFAAHVKAVAEE"
     gene            60479..61411
                     /locus_tag="AA5_01962"
                     /gene="thiK_1"
     CDS             61549..61671
                     /locus_tag="AA5_01963"
                     /inference="ab initio prediction:Prodigal:002006"
                     /codon_start=1
                     /transl_table=11
                     /product="hypothetical protein"
                     /translation="MFPFEARSGVGFLLVLGLSLPFCPVSHVGHGTFARLSALT"
     gene            61549..61671
                     /locus_tag="AA5_01963"
ORIGIN
        1 aaacaggcat tggcgcacga actccatgtg gcgatagaca ccaaccgcgt ttgcggttgt
       61 ggtggtgacc acaaagtgat cctcggccag gcgggcggcg gtgccgtcat ccatggcaat
      121 accgtcttcg cgcagcatca gaccataacg ggtcttgccc accggcagtt tggcaaagcc
      181 gttgcaatag atcttgttga ggaactctgc ggcatccgcg ccctgcacgt cgattttgcc
      241 cagcgtggtc acgtcgcaga cgccgacacc gctgcgtacg gccagaacct cgcgatccac
      301 ggattcgcgc caatgggtct caccagcctt ggggaaccat tgcgcacgca gccaggggcc
      361 cacctcgacg aataccgcgc cctgttcttg ggcccattgg tggctgggcg tcagtcgcgt
      421 aggtttgaat tcttttccga ccgagcgccc ggcccaggcc cccatcgcca cgggcgtgta
      481 cggtggccgg aagatggtcg tgccggtttc gggaatgctc ttgccggtga tctcggccat
      541 cacggccagc gcgccgacat tcgcggtttt gccctgatcc gtcgccatac caagggtggt
      601 atagcgtttc agatgctcga cactgcggaa gccttcctgt tcggccagtt tgacatcctt
      661 gacggtcacg tcattctgga aatccagcca ggcgcggcct ttgccgggca catgccacaa
      721 cggggtgata cggatctcat catcctcggc tttcggcagg ttgaccggac aggccctgat
      781 ccccaggccg tcaagcgccg caagtgccgc attggtgccc gaggagatcg ccccgtggct
      841 ggtcaggttg cccgcggcgg caccggcgac agccatacct ttcggcagct cagccggtgg
      901 gatgaaggct gcaagcggtt cgaaccattg cgggcggccg cgctgatggc atgtcagctg
      961 cacattcgga ttccacccac ccgaaacgcc cagaccgctt acttcgatgg ggcgggtctg
     1021 accatcggcc atctgcacgg tgatcgattt cagccccaaa cggccctgcg cgttcgtgac
     1081 ctgcgccccg gccagcaatt cacattcggc aatgcgcggt gcatcgtggc gcgggtcgat
     1141 cacggcaaca actttgatcc cggctttgat caaatcctgt gcggcgcggt gtccttcgtc
     1201 attgttggtg aagatcgcca cgcgctggcc cggtgtcgca gcccagcggt ttgcataggc
     1261 ccgcatcgcg cccgccagca ttatgcccgg tcggtcgttg ttttcgaaag caatcggacg
     1321 ttcggtagag ccggcacaaa gcaccgagtg cttcgcgtag atgcgccaca gaatctggcg
     1381 cggtttcccc gcctcgggca ccgcaaggtg atccgagacc cgctcaagcg cgccgtgaat
     1441 gccgtgatca taggcgccga acacggtggt gcgcgtcaga aggcgcacat tgtccatcga
     1501 cgccagctct cccagtgtca gcgcgaccca atcggcattc gaaatgccct cgaaccgatc
     1561 acagtcagac aacagacgcc cacccatccg gctgtcttcg tccgccagaa tgacccgcgc
     1621 gccagaccgc gccgccgtca acgccgcgat caggccggaa ggaccggcgc cgataaccaa
     1681 gacatcgcaa tgcaaatagc ccttgtcgta gatatccggg tcggcctcct gcgtcaggct
     1741 gcccagaccg gccgccttgc ggatcatcgg ttcatagagc ttttcccaga acgccttggg
     1801 ccacatgaag gtcttgtaat agaaacccgc cgtcaaaaag ggcgaaagcc gatcattgat
     1861 cgacagcgca tcgaaggcga gcgagggcca gcggttctgc gatgtcgcct cgagcccatc
     1921 gaacagttcg accgtggtcg cgcgtgtgtt gggctcctgc cggttgcccg tacccagctc
     1981 gaccagcgcg ttgggctctt ccgagcccga ggccagcaca ccgcgtggac ggtggtattt
     2041 gaacgaacgg ccaaccaacc gcacgtcatt ggccagcagc gccgaggcca gcgtatcacc
     2101 cttatagcct tcgtaggatt tgccatcgaa ggtaaagcgc agctttttgg accggtcgat
     2161 cagaccgccc tgcaaacgat tgttctgggt cattttcccc gtcccgtctt gcgggctaca
     2221 tcccgcgcca gttctgttgc cagaatttca tgggtcagcg tgtcgcgtgt cacaaccagc
     2281 cacgagcggt cgccctgctc gtgaaaccac agctctcggt gggttcctgc cgggttctcg
     2341 cgcaggtaga catagtcgtg aaactcggcg gcggccgtgt cggattgcca gtcgggccga
     2401 ttgatcaggc tcgcgtcgcc cagataggtg aattcggacg cgtctcgcgg gccaagcagt
     2461 ggatgattga tgatcatgtg cgggcctcct cagtgcaggt tgggctgtgc gcccacacct
     2521 ttttcgtcaa tcatccggcc ggttctgaac cggtccagcc gataggcagt tgcaacgtca
     2581 tgcggtcggt cggtggccat cagatgcgcg aaacaaaaac cagatgctgg ggttgccttg
     2641 aaaccgccgt agcaccagcc accattgaaa tagagccctt caattccggt gtgatctatg
     2701 aacggcgaac catccatcga catatccatc acgccgcccc acatccgcag caggcgcgcg
     2761 cggccgatca tcggcatcag ggacatgccg ccttcggcca cgtcctcgac cacgggcagg
     2821 ttgccgcgtt gtgcataggt attgtagcca tcgatatcgc cgccaaagac cagaccgccc
     2881 ttgtccgatt ggctgacata gaaatgtccg gcgccataag tgatcacccc gtcaagcacc
     2941 ggtttcagcc cttccgtcac aaaggcctgg agcacgtggc tttcgatcgg caggcgcatc
     3001 cccgcctgtg ccatcacgcg cccggaagac ccggcaaccg ccacgcctac cttcttggcg
     3061 ccgatgtaac cccgtgtggt ttcaacaccc agcagttttc cgttttcgat gcggaacccg
     3121 gtgacttcgc aattctggat gatgtcgacc ccccgttgat ccgcggcacg ggcatagccc
     3181 caagcgacac cgtcatgacg cgccgtacca ccgcgacgat gcaacagacc gcccttgatc
     3241 ggaaagcgcg catcgtcaaa gctcaggaac ggatacatcg cacgaacgcc ctctgcatcc
     3301 agcagttccg ccccagagcc ggtgaacatc atcgcgttgc cacgacgacg atacgcgtca
     3361 cgctgcgcgt ccgtatgaca gaggttcaga ataccgcgct gactgaccat cgcattgtag
     3421 ttcaggtcct gttcaagatt ttcccacagt ttcagcgaca gctcatagaa tggctggttg
     3481 ccatccaaca ggtaattggc gcgaatgatc gttgtattgc gcccgacgtt gccgccaccg
     3541 atccagcctt tttccagaac cgccaccttg gcggcgttgt gttccctggc cagatagtat
     3601 gccgtcgcaa ggccgtgacc gccgccgccg atcacgatga aatcatagct tgattgaggc
     3661 tcgggatcgc gccaagccgg tgtccagccc cggtgccctt tcaaaacctg ccgcatgatc
     3721 gcgagtgccg aataccgcat gaatatgtgt ccttaaccct cagtgcgccg aagcatcatg
     3781 tgccgccggg aaagccccag tcacgacgta atccgtcacg gagtttatcg gttgcgacaa
     3841 ttttcaggcc ggtattcgga ttgattggcg cgcgatcggg cagttttccg ggtgcccacc
     3901 atgaccgcgg cgttgcagtt gcaagataaa tcgcatcgca cctgttgcgg ggatcagaac
     3961 ctcaacaatt caatcgaatg cccggcgggc aggtcttcga tctcggccgg tatgatcgcc
     4021 aacccgtctg cctgcgccag caaggcaaca cgtccactgt aggagggcgc catcagacgt
     4081 acattgggaa ggccacgcgg cgaagtgccg tcaatctgga ccggacgata ctcctgccga
     4141 cccgcgcgac gctgcacggg ttcagccagc acggcctgaa caggtatctg aggtctgtgg
     4201 cacaagcctg cgcgccgcgc catcatctgc gacccgatta tctgccatgt cacataagct
     4261 gacaccgggt tgccgggcag accaacgtaa agagcgcgcc cgcgccgccc gaacatgacc
     4321 ggtttaccgg gcttcatcgc cactttcatg acatcggttt caccgccaat cgcgctgaac
     4381 agccggggca tgtgatcttc atccccgact gacacgcccc cagtcgtgac gatgaggtcc
     4441 gaggcatcgc atgcctcgcg cagaacctgt tccagacggg tcgggtcatc ctcgaccggt
     4501 ccccggtcgg tcagttcgat ccagggtttt tgcaacagcg ccagcagcat ataacggttc
     4561 gagttgtaga tttggccggg gccgaggggt tcgcccggtt gacgcagttc gctgcctgtc
     4621 gaaaagatcg tgaccttcag ttttcgaaac accaggacct caccataccc tgcggatgcc
     4681 agggcggcca tctcgcgcgg tccaatttga cagccccgtc gcaggaccgg actcccggca
     4741 caaagatctt cccccgcacg ccggatatgc tggccgggtt tcgggcggcg gctgaatcga
     4801 atcctgtcga tcagaagatc gcaatcttcc tgcatcagca cggcatcgaa ttcaggcggc
     4861 accggagcgc ccgtgaaaat gcgcaaagcg ctgccttcgg gggcatcatg gtcgccgcag
     4921 tcacccgcag ccacgcgccc ggcgatgggc agctcgaaca ccggcccgtc acccagatca
     4981 ccggtgcgga tagcatagcc atccatggcc gagttgtcga aggcaggcat atcgaccttg
     5041 ctagcgcaat cctcggccag aacccggcct atagcctgtt ccagcggcaa aatctcggtt
     5101 tcggtaacag gatcggcgac ggaaagaccg cgctcaaggg cgtcctcgac agtcagatac
     5161 atgtgggcgt ggcggtcaca ggcacatcca tcagccattt tgagtctccg aaagtattaa
     5221 gcgtcctgca aatcccggct gtttggccgg atcgggattg ggcaggtcgg ccttgaatct
     5281 ttccaaatcc gagctgggat cagcaacgaa cggcagcgta cccatgccat accgtccatg
     5341 cgcggcgcga cctatgccgt catcgccttc ttgctcggac gacaaatctg gctcgggttg
     5401 gccgcaaagc tcagacacgc gcgcgcagtc agagttcatg ccaaaggtgg acgttacggt
     5461 gggcagcccc gccaacctct cgaagccctc ggtatccccg gcagggattg gtgcagatag
     5521 cgtcagccaa gtgttcatcc gtccctccgg agctcaggcc acccggcggg aaacccccag
     5581 caggttagcc gaaacgctga tcatcaccgg caaaaggacg cgatggtttt tgtcgcacgg
     5641 tccggccaga aattcccggc caatggacag caaggcgggt ttactgtcat tgacataggt
     5701 catgatccgc gttcgggcgc cccatcagga agggcacatt gccgcctctg tcggttccgc
     5761 aggtattgaa atcacaaccg cagcgctggg ctggcccttt ggtcggtttc gaaaggaaaa
     5821 aggccggctt ggtcgcgaaa agtcgacaag tgaaggtgtc gggatctttt tcagcagatc
     5881 ttgaccgaat gccagacgtt cttgaccgtc atgtaattct caaggccttc ggttccgcct
     5941 tcccgaccat agccactgga tttcacgccc ccaaagggcg tttccggcat cgatgcttca
     6001 agcgtgttga tcgacagatt gccgacctcg acctcgtcaa tcagacggtc gatgtaatcc
     6061 gcccgattgg tgaaagcgta ccccgccagc ccgtagggaa ttgaattcgc cagatcgacc
     6121 gcctcatcca gcgaagccac cgggttgatc accgcaaccg gtccaaacgg ctcttcgcgc
     6181 atgatccgcg ccgctttagg aacgttcaat aacaccgtgg gttcaaagaa atatccccgc
     6241 tcaccaagcc gcgatccccc tgtggcaagc gttgccccct gtgccactgc gtcttcaacc
     6301 agctctgaca aggctggcac gcgccggtcg ttggccgttg ggcccatttc aacggttgcg
     6361 tcaagcccat tgccgacaac cgtgaccttg gcccttgcaa caaacccggc cgcataggcg
     6421 tcaaaaatgc tctcatgcgc gaagaaacgg gttggcgaag tgcagacctg accggcattg
     6481 cgcattttgc ggaccgcgcc tgaaacggcc gcagattgca catccgtatc ttcgcaaacg
     6541 atgaccggcg cgtggccgcc cagctccatg agcactcggg tgtcgtgttg ggccgccaaa
     6601 gtggtcaaat gacgcccgat ggttgtcgat ccggtgaagg ccaccaggcg aacggggtcc
     6661 tgcgggatca gatggccgga tatctcggat ggttcaccga acaccaaatt cagaacccct
     6721 gctggcagac cggcatcttc gaacgctttt gctatgtgca aagcgccggc aggcgtttct
     6781 tctgccgctt tcaggatcac cgaacagccc gaggccaaag caccggcgat tttccgggca
     6841 ggttggctca tagggaagtt ccacggcgaa aatgccgcaa caacaccgac aggctggtga
     6901 tgaactgcaa atttgtgacc ctgcgccgcc ggaatgatcc ttccataggt ccgcatcgcc
     6961 tcgcccgcat cccattcaaa gaactcggcg ccgcgaatga cctccagccg ggcctgcttc
     7021 agaggcttgc catgttccag agtaatggaa tgcgcgattt cttcctgccg ctgacgcatg
     7081 agggctgccg cccgcaggat cgtatccgca cgttcccgcg gcgatgtgcg gcgccacagc
     7141 cgaaagccct cgacggccgc ttgcagcgcg tcgtccaggt ctttcaccga tgcgcaaggc
     7201 aatcgaccga gttcttcctc ggttgccggg ttgacaaccg ggatatcgcg cccggttttt
     7261 cgccacgtgc cgccaatgaa cagcctgagc tctggataca tgaaaccggc gcctccatct
     7321 gccttgattt tttgatcgcg cgatgcctcg catgagttca agcgcattgc gcgaatacgg
     7381 atatcaaatt ggcgaatatc tggtctgtct gctctgcgcc gcccgatgca gggccgtttt
     7441 gaaagcgcgc cccgcaggcg acagatcgtc gtcggcacgg aaggacactc caatcggccc
     7501 ctgcccgaaa ggaacctccc aggcgagctg ggcaagatgg ttgttttcga tatcctggac
     7561 gacgacctcg gcaggcataa ggccgatcag gtcgcgggat tgcagcagcg cccggttcgt
     7621 caggtaggac acggattcaa tggcgaccgg tggcacatat tgctgttggc cgacgaaaaa
     7681 atgatccgcc tgacgtcgca acgtggtctc ttgcggggga agaatccagc caaacggctt
     7741 ggtttgcgca aaggtcacgg cgtcccgccc tgccagcggg tgttgagggc cgacaatggc
     7801 caatatccga tcctcgaaca gtttttcctg tcgaatcttg tcgcgatgcc ggtgcgacgg
     7861 caggcgtcct acaaccatgt cgatctcacc cgacagcagc cggggcatga gcacctcgtt
     7921 ggtcccttcg ctgatcttga ctgcaacgtt cgggcggtct ttcagcagca gttcgatggc
     7981 ggcgggtagc aggctggttg acgccgcaag caacgtgccc accacgacac ggccggaatt
     8041 tccttcgttc agatcgtcca gttcctgcgc ggcgttggaa acctgagcaa atatcagctt
     8101 cccgtgacgt atgagagttt cgccaaaaac cgttggcaca acgcctcggt tggtgcgcgt
     8161 gaacagcttg acttcgaaat ccagttcaag atcctgaatc atcttggttg ccgctggctg
     8221 agacattccc agctcacgcg cggcattctg aatgttccca tgcgcgccaa ctgcaaccag
     8281 cagacgcagc tgtcgcagct tcaggcgggt caaggcgcgg tcaacgatgc gagagtggcg
     8341 tccaaccatg gctacagaac aatcggcttg caaagctgat ccagcttgga cagcacgctc
     8401 atggccgcaa gcgccgagct tcgcgggttg tcgggcagcg cggtgccgct gatccggaac
     8461 tgaaacgtgc cgaaatcgcc ttcggcctcg acctcgtgaa tgttcttgtg gatcgtcgga
     8521 tcggcgatca gacgaacctg tgtgttatcg aaccccacac ccgccaaggc gacggcggcg
     8581 gcgacatttg cgttcttggg gtaagccagc gccgcctctc gtgcggaacc ctgaaaatgg
     8641 gtttcagccg cggtgatgtt gccgaggtca agactgtgtt cggcaagtga tcccttccat
     8701 cccgccggcg gcttgcgccc cacatatgtg acggatttga gcggcccgac cgctgcggcg
     8761 ctgagacagt ccagcccgcc tatggcaccg cttgccagat gcagccgcgc cccgcccttt
     8821 cgcgcggccc tgtccagccg gtcactgacc tgctgatccg caagtgcgcc ggcagagaca
     8881 ctgatgatat ccagccctcg tgccagaatg tccggaccca aaccggccaa tgcctcgtgc
     8941 cccgcgcaat ccagaaccat ttcgatcccg gccggcaggt catcaaccga accgactgac
     9001 ttgggcgatt ttggatcaac gcggtgtggt ctgaccagaa tggctgccaa ttcatgccca
     9061 tgttctggca acatgcgctg cacaaactgc gcgattgcgc cggttccgat gactgcgatc
     9121 ttcatgtctg gaccctagac cagcattgaa aaaatctgaa ttggtaagtt ggtggtatat
     9181 ttttttcaga tatccatttc cctgaaatgg cactggaccg acccgcctgg tgtgttttgt
     9241 tcctgttgaa gccacgggga ccacgttgga aatgaaatac tcaaaacacg acgcgaaggc
     9301 ctatgcacgc gaacatatga ctgggatatg ggcagcggca ctgaacccgt tcaatgatga
     9361 cctgtctctg gatgaatcgg gactgcgcgc caacatccgc cattggatcg acgatctgga
     9421 tattcagggc ctcttcgtcg ccggcaaaca gggcgaattt ttttcaatga gcatcgaaga
     9481 gcgcaagcgc aacttcgaaa ttgccgttga cgaatgcgcg ggcaaagccg gagtaattgt
     9541 ctcggtttcg gatcagaaca tgaatacggc ctttgaactg gcccaccacg ctcagaattg
     9601 cggtgccgac tacatcgtac ttcacgcccc ggttctgagt ttcgtacagg atcgtggcga
     9661 ggtcttgtac cagtattaca agcgcttctg cgatgagttg gatatcggca tcgccatgtg
     9721 gagccatcct gacagcggct atttgatgca acctgaagaa tgcgcccgca ttgcggattt
     9781 gccgaatatc gtagccatta agtattcggt tccgcgtgag atgtacgtga agctgaccca
     9841 tatggtgggc gacaggatcc acgtctcgac ctcggccgaa catgaatggc tggacaacat
     9901 actggaactg gactggaagc tgtatctctg ttcgtccccg ccctatcagt tgcaaagcaa
     9961 ggtcgatcag cggatgaacg aatacacgcg cctggccctt gcgggacagg ccgatgaagc
    10021 gcggcgtgtc tttgacagcc tgaaccctgt ccgcgatgcg atgaaacgca cacgtcctgc
    10081 gggcaaaccc actgcattcg gaaaatactg gcaagagttg ctgggtcagg tcggtggccg
    10141 tgtgcgcccg ccgatgctgg aactgaccga cgcggaaaaa gcgatcattc gcaaagcatt
    10201 tgatgaaagc gggctgcgcg tctgagccgg gtgaggcctg gcagtataag gaaatcggat
    10261 agcgagatgc tgataatttc tttgcggttg tggaaaaacg cgccaaactt tccgggatag
    10321 ggagtgggac atgtcaaaac tgaaagcgtt caactttaag gcctggatcg acgagcatcg
    10381 ccatctgctc aagccgcccg tagggaatcg tcaggtttgg gaagacgccg atctgatggt
    10441 cactgttgtg ggtggtccga acaagagaac cgattaccac gatgatccgg ttgaagaatt
    10501 cttctaccag cttgaaggcg acatggtgct gaaaatctat gacggagagg agttctatga
    10561 tgttccgatc cgtgaaggcg aggttttcct tctgcctccg catgtgcgcc attcaccaca
    10621 gcgccctcag gaaggctcga tcgggcttgt gattgaaccc aagcgccaga ccggagagct
    10681 ggacgccatc gaatggtatt gctttgaatg cggatcactg gtgcatcgag cggaaatgca
    10741 gctaaagtcc atcgttgatg acctgcctcc ggtttatcag aagttctatg cctcggaaca
    10801 agaccgcacc tgccccaatt gtcaggctgt gcacccggga aaggaaccgc ccgagggctg
    10861 ggtcacgttg taaaacaaga tcaaacaggg gaagtaatga gacatttcgc aaaaatcgcc
    10921 gcctctgcgg ctgcgttggc actggcgtcc gtggccgctc acgccgaaga gtttcggttg
    10981 ggtctgatca cgccgccacc gcatatctgg accaaagccg ccgaagcgtt tggggccgag
    11041 ttgaatgagg ccagtggtgg cgcgcattcg gtatcggtct tcccggcccg ccagttgggg
    11101 aacgaggccg aaatgctgca acaattgcag accggcgcgt tggacatggc tttcatgacc
    11161 gtggctgaag tttcgaaccg cgcgcccgag ttgggggcat tctatgcgcc ctatctggca
    11221 gatgacattg ggcacgcggg gcgcatcctg cgatctgata cggccaaatc catgctggaa
    11281 cccttgccgg ggcaggttgg tgtcgttgga ctgggatatg ggatggccgg attgcgccag
    11341 atcgtcagcc ggggcgaggt ttcctccgcc gaagacctat cgggcctgaa actgcggatc
    11401 acgcccttca caccgatcct ggatttctac aacgcggtag gcgcagcacc cacgcccatg
    11461 cccttgcctg ccgtctatga tgcgctggcc aatggtcagg tcgacgccat cgacatggac
    11521 gccgagctga tctgggttct gaaatattat gaacacgccg acacgatcgt gcagtcggat
    11581 cacatgatgt tcccgatggt cgggctggta tcggccaagg tctgggctgg tttgtctgaa
    11641 gaagaccgcg cgatgatcgc ggaactcatg gccaagcatg tcgacagcac cattgatgcc
    11701 tacgttgaaa acgatgccaa atggctggag cagatcgagg gcactggcaa agcctacaaa
    11761 aaggttgatg cctcgttctt tggcgacgcg atcgaagagt ggaacgggat ctggtcccag
    11821 aaaacctctt cccttgacgc tttgcggcag actgcggcag aaacaaaata acgaaaacgg
    11881 catgacgaaa ggggcgcagc tcgatcctgc gccctttttc acgggagagc agcgatgttg
    11941 tatcggctgt cggcaggctt ggcgcgggtc gagttgtggt gcgctgcctt tctggcagtc
    12001 tgcataacgg ctctgatttt gttgaatgtc gtgacgcgaa cggcgggcaa cgccctgttc
    12061 tgggttgatg agctggcgat ctacgcgatg gtctggatga cttttctggg cgcgtcttcc
    12121 gcattgcacc atcgcagctc ggtgtcgatc tccatcgttt ccgacaacgt gcccgaacgc
    12181 gcgaaaccat tgatccgcaa gggtgtggac gtggtcgtgt ttgctttttc ccttgcgatg
    12241 ctgtggttct gctggcgctg gttccttccg ctggacatcg ccagcagcgg atttgacgtg
    12301 gcggcgtttc aaggtcagac attcaatttc atctacgccg agccaacgct gaccctgggc
    12361 ctgccaaagt atctgttctg gttggtgatg tggcttttcg cactgggcgc gacactgcat
    12421 tccaccatgc atctgctgag ccccccgggc aaaggggcac agccatgagc cccatcgtct
    12481 ttctggccac tctacttctg tccgtgcccg tggcgatcgt gctggcgatc acggccatct
    12541 ggtacatctg ggaaagcggc aacacggttc tttatgacag cttcgcgcag aaaatgttcg
    12601 gcggtcttga gaattacggc ctgctggcaa ttcctctgtt catgttgacc ggagaattga
    12661 tgaacgaagg cggcatgacc cggcgccttg tcgcgctggc ccgggtattt gtcggcgggt
    12721 ttcgtggcgg gctggcctat atcaacttgc tggcaaacat gttcatggcg gccatcatcg
    12781 ggtctgcgac ggcgcagatc gcggtgatgt cgcgcgccat ggtccccgcg atggaggagg
    12841 agggctatga caagggtttc gccgctgcca cgacggccgc gggcgggctg ctggctccgg
    12901 tcatcccgcc gtcgatgatg tttgtcatct tcggtgttct ggctcagatc ccgattggtg
    12961 acatgttcat tgcaggaatc ctgcccggtt tgatccttgc cggggctttt gcatcggtca
    13021 tcacactgat cgggtggtgg caaaactttc cgaaggggca ttggatgacg cttgccgaag
    13081 ccgtccaggc cttgatcagc gcggcccctg ccctgctgat cccgatgtcg atcataggcg
    13141 gcattctgtt cgggatcgcc acaccgaccg aatccgccgc aatcgcgtcc ctgatcgcgt
    13201 ttctggtggg ctggttggtc tacggggacc tgaagccgag caacctggca cagatgttca
    13261 aacgcacggc agccaatgcg tcgatgatcc tgttcatgat cgcggccgcc agcgtgttcg
    13321 gctgggtcat catctatgag gaaataccac agcaactggc tgggttgatc acctcggtca
    13381 cttcggaccc gttcgtgttc ctgctgatcg taaaccttgc gcttttgctg gttggaatgg
    13441 tgatcgatgg catcgccgcg atcatcctga tcactccgat cctgctgccg attgcaaccg
    13501 gttcatacga tatcagcccc tatcagttcg gcattgttgc ttgcctgaac cttgtgcttg
    13561 ggctgctgac gcccccggtc gggatcggat tgtacatcgc ctcatccatg agcggcacat
    13621 cgcccggttc aatcctgaaa tcgctttggc ctttcctgat cgcggtaact ttggtgttgc
    13681 ttctgctcag ctattaccca agcctgtcaa cgctgctgat ttgaaccaga tacgtttgca
    13741 ggcgcattcc gtcgcagaca tgacgccgga aatctcgctc tacttaacgg cgcccgtcag
    13801 ctaagctggt ctgaacatgc caattggtca caaaaaggac aatcatgctg ctcgacactc
    13861 cgatctgcga tttcggttgg aacgccccgg acttcacgct caaagacccg aacggtcggg
    13921 ccttcaagat gtccgatcac ctgcaaaacg ggttgctgat cgccttcatc tgcaatcatt
    13981 gcccttatgt caaaacgatc acggaccggc ttgcgcagga cacggacctg ctgatgtcca
    14041 aggggatcgg cgtgttggcg gtcatgtcga acgactatcg cgactacgcc gaagattcgc
    14101 cgccaaacat gttggaattc gcacggcaga acggcttcaa ctttccatat ctcgtggacg
    14161 aggatcaatc cgtaggaaag gcttatggtg ctgtctgcac tccggatttc ttcggtttga
    14221 atacggatgg aaagttgcag taccggggcc gtctggacaa tctgggtcgc ggcaagacag
    14281 gcaagcgtga accagaattg gtcaatgcga tgctgcaaat tgccgagacc gggcaaggcc
    14341 cccaagatca gacaccctca atgggatgtt cgatcaaatg gacccgaggc taggccatgg
    14401 ggatcacgtc actggatcat gtcaatctgc gcaccacgcg tttggacgag atgatcgaat
    14461 ggtactgcaa cgtgctgggg atgcgggtcg ggccacgccc acccttcccc tttcccggag
    14521 cctggcttta tgtcgaagaa aacgccttcg tgcatctggt cggtgtcgaa gccgaggcca
    14581 cgggttcgga cgcagacctg aagcttgagc atttcgcttt ttcggcgaca gggttagatc
    14641 ggttcgaagc gcatctcaaa acaaatggcg tctcctatcg ccgtgtggaa ctgacggcaa
    14701 tcgacaccgt tcagttgaac gtctgggatc cggacggcaa tcacattcac atcgattttc
    14761 ggaccggcga atagagatgg caggctccga taccgtttcg cgcaatgaaa tttcctcacc
    14821 ctaaaattga acacttgacc ggaattcgcg ggtcgtcctt gatagggtgg tgttttcccg
    14881 gactgcgccc ggggctggtc ctttcaacca gagggaaata gggaatgctt ggatcggcct
    14941 ggtcggggcc atgcatggtg gtcaaatggc tgacatagat gaatggctga tccgaaacgg
    15001 cttgtccaaa tatgtcaacg ccttctcccg gcacgaggtc gaactgggtg atctgccgga
    15061 actgagcgac gatgaccttg tcacgatcgg cctgcccctt ggacccaggc gccgctttct
    15121 gaaagcaata cgggatgaaa tcgggcggcc tgcgggatca catcgcgcgc atcaggaacc
    15181 caacatcatt gcagagcgca gacagctgac ggtcatgttc atcgatcttg ttggatcgac
    15241 ggcgatatcg caaaagctgg atcctgaaga tctggccgag gttctgaggc tgttcaaaga
    15301 gacctgcgcc gctgcggtcg ccgcttttga cgggcatatc gccagttact acggcgacgg
    15361 catcatggtg ttttttggct ttccgcacgc gcatgaagac gacccggaac gcgccattca
    15421 tgcaggtctt aggatcgttc gcgaagttcc ggaaatccgc acgcatgcac atcttgaagt
    15481 ccgcataggg atcgcgaccg gcctggttgt cgtcggtgac ctgcggggag agaagatgtt
    15541 cgaggatgga accgccatgg gcgagacccc gaaccttgcc gcacggcttc aatcgatggc
    15601 tgatcctggg acaatgatcg tcgcgccgac gacacgggag ttggcgggtg atgcgttcga
    15661 atttgtgcgc cgtggcacgt ttcaattgaa aggctttgcc aaagaggtcg aagcctggca
    15721 ggtcaccggc acgcgccaga ctctcagccg ttttcttgcg gcagacgacg cccggatgag
    15781 ttcattggtc gggcgcgcgc aggagcatga aacccttcaa agcaagtgga agctggcccg
    15841 tcagggtcaa ggtcaggtgg tgctggtctc gggcgaggcg ggcataggaa agtccaggct
    15901 gatcgaagag cttcgccgca cgatcccgga cgcaaaacac cgacagcttc gatttcagtg
    15961 ttcgcccttt catgacgcaa gcgcgttgta cccgatcatt cgccagcttg aaaacgcggc
    16021 cgaactgcgg gtaggtgaca gtgcggacga aaaaatgaac aagatccacg gcgttctggg
    16081 cgatccttct gatgggtcac tgaaactggc tgcggcactg ttgtcggtcc cgtttgaaga
    16141 caggcttggc ccactggatc tgacccctga gcagatcatg aagcagacgc tggacatgct
    16201 ggtcaatcat gtgatcggcc tggcgcagga aaccccgacc ctgttgctgt ttgaagatgc
    16261 acattggatc gatccaacga caaagactct gcttgatcag cttgtaaccc ggatagagga
    16321 cgcgcgcctg ctgatggtca tgagctatcg gacaggcttt gatccggact ggccacaatc
    16381 gcacaacctg atgcacgtcg cgcttcaaca actggatttc gcgcaagtca aagagatcgt
    16441 gaacgatgtt gccaagggca agaccgtccc gggcgaagtt caccgtctga ttgccgccag
    16501 atccaacggt gtcccgcttt tcgtagagga ggtgacgaag gatctgctgg aatccgatct
    16561 tctgaccgaa cgcgccgacg cctatacgat cgaccggtcc acgccatcac ccactgtgcc
    16621 gaaaacactg catgacgcgt tgatggctcg tcttgatcga ctgagctcgg ccaaggaagt
    16681 ggcacagatc ggcgctgtca ttggcccgca attctcttat ccgatgattg caagcgtgtc
    16741 ccgctttgat gaacgggcgt tacgttccgg tctggatttg ctggtggatg ccgggatcgt
    16801 gatcgtttca gactcagagc ccgaggaaac gttcagttat cgtcacgctc tcattcgcga
    16861 caccgcttac aacagtctgc tgaaacgcga gaggcgaacg ctgcatgcgc gtgtggtcca
    16921 agcactgaac tctgcctcgt tgcgcgaaaa ctctgccggt ccggaaattc tggctcatca
    16981 ctacacgatg gcagatatgc cggacgaagc gatagaacac tggtatctgg ccgggcaacg
    17041 tgccgttgaa cgctcggccg ggattgaagc agccactcag ttggggcgtg cgttggcgtt
    17101 gcttgaacag caggaagact cggttgaccg cgaccgcatg gaaaccaaga tccagacatt
    17161 gcgggccggc gttctgcgct cgaccgctgg catcgcggcc gatgaaacgg gggcggtgta
    17221 tgcccggatc cgcgacctgt gcaatcggct gggcgaaacc gaacaattgt tccctgtgct
    17281 caatggtctc tatgcgtatc atctggtccg cggcgaatac gaccttgcca aggacgtcgc
    17341 ggcgcagttg ctggacctgt ccaagctgac cgacgaaacg catcacataa tgattgccca
    17401 tcgggccatg ggtgccgtct tgttgcatat cgggcagcag gacgccgcct atgcacatct
    17461 gcgacaagcg ttgcgcttgt atgatcctca gcagcacagc cgtcttgcct atgtctacgg
    17521 cacggatcat gccgccatta catcctgctt cctgagcatg acggtctggt tgcgcggaga
    17581 accggaccgc gcgctcgaga tccagcatca ggcgatctcg gcagcgcaga aactcaatca
    17641 cgctcatagc ctggcacaga ccctgacata tctgtgtatg ctacacctgt tgcggcgtga
    17701 acctgaacat gtttacgacg ttgccgcgcg ccttgaggaa ctggcgacca aacacacctt
    17761 ccccttcatg acactgacgg cgaatgtctg gcggtgttgg gcggacgcgc agatcaagcc
    17821 aggcccggaa acgatccgag caatgcgcga cgcgtccgaa gcctggtggg ccagcggggc
    17881 cggaaactac aagccggtgt tcctgacggc ccttgccgaa gcgtcattga aggcgaacga
    17941 cccgaaggcg gctcagcgcc tgctggatga agcccgtgaa cagcaggttc tgaccaatga
    18001 agcctgggct cagcccgaga cggatcggat acaggcgttg gtgcggtcca tggacactgc
    18061 cgcagatgat ctgttcacgg aggctctgga aaccgcacgc aaacagcagg caataatgtt
    18121 cgaactgcgc acagcggtgg attacgtgca aacttgcgac cgctttggct gctcaccggc
    18181 ctcgccgcct gatcttggaa agattctggc tatgattgtt ggcggcgcgc agacccgcga
    18241 tgtcgcgcgg gccatgtctt tgctcaatca atcgaaagtg tcgtagggta cttacccggc
    18301 cagttcggcg ggcagcaccc ttccatccat cctgtcgccc cgcaggacca caggcgcaaa
    18361 gcttcgctgc gtcaacttgg ttgcaactcg tcctgatatc cgaacaacgc aggttgaccg
    18421 cccgtgtgca gcagaacaac tttctggcct ttttcgatgg caccttgttc aagcagcgca
    18481 agaagccctg caaaggtttt ggcggaataa acagggtcaa gaaagatgcc ctcggagcgc
    18541 gccatcaggg tcaacgcctc gcgggttgcg cgaccgatcc gcccatatcc gggcgccaag
    18601 gcgccgtccc aggtatagat gtcttccatg accaaagcag ggtcgaaacc catcatggtc
    18661 gccaatcgcc ccaggacgtt ttgcagtcgc gcgtgctgct ggttttgatc gcgacgcacg
    18721 catatgccgt agacaggcgc agtctgtccg accaaacgca atccggccag gaacccacca
    18781 tgggttgccc cgcttcccga cggcaccact gcggcgtcga attcgctgat ctgagtatgc
    18841 aactcggccg cacccgccac atagcccaat gcccccagcg gagggtgatc tatgcccaga
    18901 tggatcacgt atggcttccg acccatggca accagttcct cggcgcgttc gtgaagagcg
    18961 ccgtccgcgc ccgcctcgtc ctcacccttg ggatagccaa tatgttccgc ccccagaagc
    19021 tgtgccagaa gaacattccc ggatcgatgg tagtactctc ccatattcgt cacgcggtct
    19081 tccaattgaa gaacggatga cattcccagc tttgccgccg cagctgccgc ggtgcgcacg
    19141 aaattggatt gcacggcacc tgtgatcagg atggtgtccg cccgctgcct cagcgcctcg
    19201 cccatataaa attccagctg gcgggtcttg tttccgccga agctgagccc ggttaggtcg
    19261 tcgcgcttga tccacaggtc cagccccagt tggtcagaaa gacgctcaag ccgttcgacc
    19321 ggtgtgaccg atgtcatcaa ccttgcgcgg ggatagtttg aaagcgctgc gtctatcatg
    19381 gaccaggtgc cccttcattt tcatgcaaaa gactcgtgcc gatggatggc actgctgatc
    19441 aggatagtga ggtttaggaa agcgtggaag acagccggtc acgcgcaaaa gcgcccgact
    19501 gaagccccca ttggagctgc cagtttcgga tcacgggttt tccgtgaaat tgcagcgccg
    19561 aagggtccgg ccgccggtga tcaatcacct ctcgctggtg tcgctttcgg cgtagttgcg
    19621 caaatcgtcc atgtcagcga tatccgcgtg gttcctgttg atcttgacgc caacgggttt
    19681 caaccgcgaa aacgcgcggc tcaggctttc gggcttcatc ccaagacgtc cggcgatcag
    19741 catcttgtcg taaggcagtt ccacctcgca gcgaccggaa tcgcgatcgc acaggttcaa
    19801 cagaaactct gcaacgcgtt gcgccccggt ttgcgctttc aattgctcca gctgcgccac
    19861 cagagcatgc agatgcgtga acgtcgcagc cagaattgaa acgccgattt ccgggtcttc
    19921 tttcatgagt gacagcagca ccgggctggg aatgtgcatc acttcacagg ctgagacggc
    19981 ttcggcggac acgggatacg gcacgttgcg cagcgcaacg gcctcaccaa agctttctcc
    20041 gcgggtgaaa acgctcacca ccgcttccgc cccggtcgga gagatacgga acagcttgac
    20101 ccaacccgcc agcacgacgt gcacggcctt ggcttcttcc tcttgcagaa agatcgtctc
    20161 gccacggtca tattgccgcc aaatcgcttg ccgcagcaaa gtatccacat gctgatccgg
    20221 caggctgcgc agaagcagag actgccgcgc aatcgccttt tgtgcctcgt gtgacatgaa
    20281 ggcactccct tcttcatcca gtccgggcga tggcccggga tatcatcccc aatgccctgc
    20341 tatgccaaag ccggcgtggc agtgccagtc tttttcttga cgatcaactt gacaattgtc
    20401 atgtcacggg gcccgtcgct gccctagggt cggttcacag ccagttatcc ggggagcatg
    20461 tcagatggat ttcgagcgat ttttcagcca gagcctcgac gctttgaaag atgaagggaa
    20521 ctatcgggtt ttcatcgact tgcagcgacg ttgcggagcc ttcccgaacg cacgccagac
    20581 cgatggttcg atccagcggg atgtacgtat ctggtgctcg aatgactacc ttggaatggg
    20641 gcaacaccct gcggtcatca acgccatgca cgatgcgctg gagcgttgtg gcgccggtgc
    20701 gggcggaacg cgcaacatct cgggcactac gcatgaccac gtgctgcttg aggcagagtt
    20761 ggcagatctc catggcaaag aggccgcttt gctgttcacc tcgggctatg tatcaaactg
    20821 ggccgctctg ggaacgctgg ctgcgaagat ccccggtctg atcgttttct ctgatgcgct
    20881 gaaccatgcc tcgatgatcg aaggcatccg ccactcacgg gcgcagaagg tgatatggaa
    20941 acataacgat cttgcggatc tggaggccaa actggccgac gccgaccccg acgcgcccaa
    21001 gatgatcgcc tttgagtccg tttattccat ggatggtgat atcgcgccga tcaaggaaat
    21061 ctgcgacttg gccgacaaat acggcgcgat gacctatctg gatgaggttc acgccgtcgg
    21121 cctctatggc ccgcgcggtg gtggcattgc cgagcgtgag ggcctgatgg atcgcttgac
    21181 cgtgatcgaa ggcacgctgg gcaaggcctt cggcgtggtt ggtgggtaca tcgcagcctc
    21241 ggcggcgctg tgcgatttcg ttcgcagctt tgccagcggc ttcatcttca ccacggccct
    21301 gccaccttcg atcgcggccg gtgctgccgc atctatccgg catctgaagc agtcaagcgc
    21361 cgagcgtgat ctgcaaaagg cccgtgtgga tcaggtgcgc gcccgtctgg atgcggaagg
    21421 gataccgcat ctgccgaacc ccagccatat catcccggtg atggtgggcg acccggtgaa
    21481 gtgcaagttc atctcggata cgcttcttga agaattcggc atctacattc agccgatcaa
    21541 ctatcccact gtccccaagg gcaccgaacg tttgcggatc acgccgtcac cggttcacac
    21601 agatgaggat atcgatcatc tggtcggtgc cttgtcggcg ctctggcaac gttgtcagat
    21661 cgcgcggatc ccacaggccg ctcagtaatc agggcccccc tttgattgat ttatgccgcc
    21721 tctcggggcg gcattttttt gcctcagact agatagagcg caaagatcac aacggaaaat
    21781 cccgtcaaca ccatggtgaa cccacgcagc cagctttggc tgttctccaa atccaggtag
    21841 tgtttcagga tcacgcgggc cttgatcagc gccagcagca ggataccgcc ggcaatgatt
    21901 gcagatggag cgccaatcaa ggtcagcagc gcggatccca cgctgagggc caagagcgca
    21961 agccacgccc gggtcagaga gttcggcgac ctctggcgag aactgttggt caaagatgaa
    22021 ggttgggcca tccgactatc ccagcagata gatcactgga aacagcatga tccagaccag
    22081 gtccaccatg tgccagaact gcgcgcccgc ttcgacgcta ctggggtcgt cgcaccaggc
    22141 caccagcaac agaattccaa ccccggccag cacatgcgcg gcatgaaagc cggtcagcat
    22201 atagtagaac aaaaagaatg gatgcgtttc gtatcctatc ccctgagacg ccttgtcggc
    22261 atattccgca cccttgatga tcaggaacac gacacccaga agcgccgcaa ggatcaacgc
    22321 caatcgggcc cgcaaacgtt gcatgttccg ccgccaatgc agcgcctgtg cggccagata
    22381 gccggatgtc accaataccg cggtgttcaa ggccgcaccc gtgcgatgca gatgcgactg
    22441 cgcctcggca aagcccgccg gatcggtcag acgcaccccc atgaaggcga tcatccccgc
    22501 gccaaaaacc agcagttccg aaatgatcag aacccacatc aggaactcgc ccggcagttc
    22561 gtcgatcaga gaggcatcac tcatgcgccg accaactggc gatagatctg cggcagggcc
    22621 atggtcaggc gatgcggatc tgggatgacg gcgaaaccgc cctgcccgaa catgcgcgga
    22681 aaccagcttt tgccggtttt atcgatggtg acgccgaaca ctgactgtcc ggcccggcgc
    22741 gcctcgcgta tggccatgca ggtatcttcg ataccgtggc gcccctcgta gtgatccagg
    22801 tcgtttggct tgccatcggt gatgaccagc agcaatcggc gcttgcggga ctggctggcc
    22861 agatctgcgg aacagtgccg gattgccgcg cccaaccttg tataatgtcc ggggcgcagc
    22921 gacgcgatgc gctgttcaac tttggttgcc atcggttcgt caaaccgttt gcaacgttgc
    22981 acatagacgc gctgacgctt gagggagctg aacgcatgaa tggcgaaatc gtcaccacaa
    23041 gcgttgaggc cccacgccaa ggccgccagc gcctcgcgtt cgatatcgat cacggcacgc
    23101 cccgtgaccg cgctttcggt ggatcggctg acatccagca ggatcgacac cgccagatcg
    23161 cgggcctcgg ggcgggattg catccagacg cgttccgtcc cttcaccatt tgcgcagcgg
    23221 tcaacctgcg cccgaacggc ggcttccata tccagctggt caccgtccag atggccccgg
    23281 gtcatcacgc gccccgggcg cagcgcctcg aattggcgct tgacggcgcg aatgcggcgc
    23341 gcagcggccg gatccttgcc gaactcggcg gcatcgtcgc ggatatcggc ttccgaaagc
    23401 agaacgttca catgatccgg caggtattga cccgtccgca cgtcccattc gggatataga
    23461 atacggcctg acaggcgttc gcggttgacg tcttcgggcg ccagatcaag gtgaagcttc
    23521 aacttggtag gcggcgcctt ggaaatctgg ccaagaccga tctcttcctg atcgtcagcc
    23581 gccttcttgg cgttgtcggg atcgtcgtca tcgatgcgac ggttgatatt cagaaactcg
    23641 gcccaactga ggatggcttc gaacttgtgc agaatgaaac tgtcgctgcg ctcggcctga
    23701 tccgatttgc ggcgccgggc acggtgtgtc ttttcgccgg attcctctgg cgggccttcg
    23761 gtatcggggt tttcaacctc gttgtgttcc gagaacccaa ctgcccgcaa ctccggccac
    23821 aggggaaccg gacgcatcgg ctgatagccg cgcggtgcga tcaggtcgtc gtcaagtgcc
    23881 agaaggtgct cggcctgatt cgacaggggc ttgggatcgc ccagcatatg acggatcagt
    23941 tcttcaaccg cggcctcggc aggcggcagg ctggggatgt cgcgctgaaa cagcacgccc
    24001 ttgcacagct cggtatacag cggacgcaag ccaggcgcat cgtccagagt cgcctcgacc
    24061 atatgccggg cggcgatcaa ggcacgcagg tcggcacgca gtggatcatc ttcgtcaatt
    24121 cgggttccgg catgggcggc ggcggcggcc aaccagacat agagcgcgcc gtttgcctcg
    24181 cgtgcgggga atacggccag acggtcgggc agacgcaaaa cctctccgtc gaacgaggcg
    24241 cgcggcatca attccacttc ggttgcaagt ttgcggcgcc aactcaggcg gtgacgcgaa
    24301 acctcgggtg agaccgggcg caattcaacg cccggactac ccccaagccc tcgaaagagg
    24361 actgccagcc gccccgcgac ctcggaaagg tcgaccgcgg ctccaacatg cacctggggt
    24421 gcatcgaggc ggctggcaag ggtgtgccac agtttcccga tcgtttcttc gggttcccat
    24481 ggctcaaagt cgatcctgac catcgccggc ctcacccaaa gacggcggtg acaagatcga
    24541 ggagcccgcg tttgatatcc tcgtcatcgg tcagaggttc gatcatggcg gcaaggatgg
    24601 cgcggtcggt ggacatgccc tgcgcgatca gcgtcgcggc atagacgacc agccgggtgg
    24661 acacgccctc ctcgaggtcc tgacccttga gcccgcgcag cttgcccgcc agccgtacca
    24721 gcggcttgca gcgttccagc ggcaggccgc tttcctgcgc gaccacttcg gcttccatct
    24781 gaggtgaggg aaagtcgaat tccagcgaga tgaaccgctg ccgggtcgag ggtttgaggg
    24841 ttttcaggat attctgatag ccggggttgt aggacgccac cagcatgaaa ccgggcgcgg
    24901 cctcaagctc ttcgccggtg cggtcgatcg gcaggatgcg ccggtcgtcg gtcagtgggt
    24961 gcagcaccac ggtcacgtcc ttgcgcgcct cgaccacctc atccagatag cagatcgcac
    25021 cttcgcgcac cgcgcgggtc agagggccat cgacccagac ggtttcgccg cccttcagca
    25081 agtagcgccc gatcaggtcg gcggcagcca aatcgtcgtg gcaggccact gtataaagcg
    25141 ggcggccaag tttcgcagcc atatgggcca caaaccgggt cttgccgcag cccgtcgggc
    25201 ctttcagcag aaccggcagg tcgtttttgt aagcggtggt gaagacatcg cattcatcgc
    25261 cctgggcgag gtagaagggg gcgtttgccg ccccctcttt caggttcatg gagccatcca
    25321 tatccatcac tccgcagggg tttcagctgc gccgggttca atgacctctt tgcggggaac
    25381 ccagatcgaa tagatgaaca gcagcgcccc aaggacaacg accagaccag agccaagacg
    25441 catccagtag aagatcgcga tctggtcctg tacgtccatg aagtagtctc cgaccacgcg
    25501 ctgcatgtgt gtctgcacgg tgcctccgaa ggtcaacacg aaggtcataa agaccatgcc
    25561 gctggtcatc agccagaacg agcccatgtt cagaacctga ttatagggat cacggttctt
    25621 caggatcggc atcgcatagc tgaagatcgc cagattgagg cagacatagg cgccgtagaa
    25681 ggccaggtgg ccgtgggctg cggtgatctg cgtgccgtgg gtgtaatagt tcaccccgtg
    25741 cagcgtgtgc aggaagcccc agacaccggc accgaagaaa gccagcgtag cacagcccag
    25801 cgaccacagc agcgcggcct tgttggggtg gtcacgacgg cccttccaga ccatgacgaa
    25861 ggcaaaggcc atcatcgcaa agaacgggat cacctcgagg ctcgagaaga tcgaaccgat
    25921 ccactgccag tatgcaggcg tgccgatcca gtaatagtgg tgacctgtgc caaggatgcc
    25981 cgagaacagt gcggcggcaa cgatgacata gagccatttc tcgacgatct cacggtccac
    26041 accggtcagc ttcagcatca ggtaggccag gatcgaggcc atgatcagct cccacacacc
    26101 ttcgacccac aggtggacga cataccacca gtattgcttg tccagcgaca ggttgcccgg
    26161 gttgtagaag gcgaacagga acagcagcgc cagaccccaa aggcccagaa gcaggatgtt
    26221 ggtaatggct gtcttcttgc ctttcagaac ggtcatcgac acgttgtaaa ggaagatcaa
    26281 tgcagccacg acgataccgg ccttgaccca tttgggctgt tccaggaact cgcgcccctc
    26341 tttgcccagc agccagttgc cttcgaacag gttgaagaca taggtgacga ccacgcccaa
    26401 cgtgccgaca acaaggatga tcagttgcag ataggcaagc ttgggcgagt ggatctcgcg
    26461 ctcggcttct tccgggatca ggaagtaggc cgcaccaaag aaacccagga tcagccagac
    26521 gatcagagag ttggtgtgca gcatccgcac gatgttgaac ggcagaagct cactcaggaa
    26581 attggggaat acatagatga aaccggccag aaggccgccg atcacctgta tcgcgaacaa
    26641 cgccatggct accgcaaagt aggcataggc gattttttgg gattcgtatt tcattgtttc
    26701 gttccctttc tcagcctgcc tcgttgggcg gccagccctg cgcgtcgatg ttgtccgtcc
    26761 agatcaggaa gttggtcagg tcacggagtt cttcgtcgct gaggttgaaa ttgggcattt
    26821 gccgacgacc gggaatgccg gtcggttgtg cttccatcca gcccttgagg gattcaaagg
    26881 ctgattccgg gtcgtccagc acgccccagc gggtcatcac gttgccgact tccggagcaa
    26941 agtaggcccc ttcacccaga atcgaatgac agttcacaca cgcgtgtttt tcccagacat
    27001 gcttgccccg gaccacactg tcatccagct ttgcggcatt ttcggaattg acgatatacc
    27061 agtgggaatg ggccgaaagg gccagaaaga tgagaatgaa gaacagtgac ccgccataaa
    27121 aaatattgcg ggccatgctc tttgtcatga cgtctcgcat tgcgctctcc tttgcgcaga
    27181 ttagctagtg tctgcaacat gacgggcggg acgcgggagt gccttaacga aagtcaagac
    27241 ttctcaagta tgctctggaa cgaggtcgga tgcctgacaa acagcaagaa ccacgaaaaa
    27301 gcctggggtt cgccttgata tctgaaccaa tcgtgaggaa tgtcgcgtcg acattttagt
    27361 atagcggagt tatccaagcg cttgagagaa caagtgtaaa ttccgtgtca aagagtgatg
    27421 ggttaaaatg gcaaactatt cctatatcgg ttatacgccc ggcgtaatca cggtgaatac
    27481 gattgggccg gatacggtta cattggatgt caattttgat cctgacacgg atcgtcgttt
    27541 attcagcgtg acagacgcag ccggtgggtt tattcaaaac ggcggcggac cacccattgt
    27601 cgatactggc gatgttttca acggcgaccg cttcgacaac gaagacggcg atgatctgac
    27661 gcaaaccggc accatcacca cccttgatgg ctcgaccacc tttcttagtg gcccaattta
    27721 cttggaagaa tcctatattc tgtccaaacc aggcgggggt acgattacag tttatcgtgt
    27781 ggaagttgac ggaactttgg gtggttacat aacctctgaa ccccttgtgc ccggcacgac
    27841 atactcgatg aacatcgtga atgttacgcc gaccaatgct cctgacacaa ctgatccgac
    27901 cactatcatt gacgtgccgt gcttcgtagc cggaacgttg ataatgactc caagaggtcc
    27961 gaggcccatc gaggatttga aggtgggtga cgcggtcgtc accgccgaca acggaccgca
    28021 acacatacgc tggatcggca cgcgacatct ggatcaggcg gcgctttgcg cccgtcccag
    28081 gctgaagccc atccggatcg aggccggttc actgggcgat cacttgcccc agcgtgatct
    28141 tttcgtgtca ccgcaacacc gtatgctggt ccggtcgccg attgccgtca gaatgttcga
    28201 cgccgaagag gttcttgttc ctgctcacat tcttgtcggc gtgcccggca tttcaatcgc
    28261 tgatgacacc cgtgctgtga cctatgtcca tcttttgttc gaccgtcacg agatcatcta
    28321 tgcggaaggc gcaccttccg aaagcctgct caccggtgcg caggccttgt ccagtgttca
    28381 cccgaacgca cgggcggaaa ttcttgaatt gttccctgaa ttggatcagc gcaattacgt
    28441 tccgctggcc gcacgacgga taccggaaaa agggaaacgc gctcgtgcct tggtccatcg
    28501 tcatatcaag aatgagcggc ctttgatcgc tgaacgataa gcgccgcccg aacaggcgtc
    28561 aggtctgttg cacggcgcgg gggccggtca gggcaggcca catggcaaac agatacagcc
    28621 ccattgccgc gatccaaaat ccatccgctg tcagcatcgc cgtcatatac ccacctgtca
    28681 tgtcggatcc cagccaacgc acaagcgctg caaccgccat caaaccatag gcaatcgcca
    28741 tgggccttgg cgcgacaagg gggcgaccgc tgtggcccaa ggcggcgcgg ctcattacgg
    28801 caagggtcat gccaccaacg caaccaatgc ccagaacgtg gagcgcgccg atctcatttc
    28861 ccatcccgat ggccgccaac ccccagagaa tcagacccag cgccagcatc ccgagaccca
    28921 gatgcagcgc gaccaggata ggttgacgca aggcccagcc tgttctccaa cgcgccatgc
    28981 gcatcagttg aacacagccc atcaccaatg caacggcccc cgcaacaggc ccgacatcaa
    29041 gtgcaagcac aagcaggggc agcaacagcg ccagaatcat cgtcgccctg tccagcctgg
    29101 ccacggatac cggccacgat gcttcgggtt gacccgctct tttcatagca ttccgtgtaa
    29161 aagccggcgt aatccggcca cccaggatcg cgatcatcga acacaaggtc aaaagcccgg
    29221 cccggatacc ggtgttcagc gtatccaccg tgacccccat ccattccaaa tgaaccataa
    29281 cgttcgaggc caacatcaga acaagaagat acagaaacac catattctgg ggcttgggcc
    29341 gacgaaccag ttgactggca atcttcagcg ccagaatggg aacaaagctc aggtccacaa
    29401 ccgcgacgaa caggggtggc aacactccgg aaaaccagac cgccagacgc ccggccatcc
    29461 agatcaatgc gacaagcgtg ataaagcggg cccgcgcctc gggcgcaccg gtccagttcg
    29521 gcacggcggt cagaaaaaaa ccccccaggg cggccgttgc atacccgaaa atcatctcat
    29581 gcgcgtgcca catcaccggg ggcatcgcgt aactctgttc catgtagggc atcagcccgt
    29641 cgagtgacgc caaccatacg ccccacgcga ctcctgcaaa cataccgtaa agacccgccg
    29701 aaagaaaaaa gacccgaaac ccttcactga aaacacgcgc gattacagct gtcatgcctg
    29761 ctctccatag cttttcccgc cgttgaacaa tgtgtagtgc ccgcatgacc cggcgccctt
    29821 aaccaaaatc aagactgggc ttaaacatgt gtgagaaaca caagatttat tgggggtttt
    29881 gatctgtgtt ttctttccaa agtgctttgt ctgcaccctt gccgttgact ttggtcaagg
    29941 atgacatcca cgtgatgttt cactctcgac accgcctcac cacgcatatg gagagtgatc
    30001 atgtcacttg gaatcagcta caacaaaccc ggccgcgcct taggggtcgg attggcaatg
    30061 ttgttgggca gcgtcgctgc tccgaccttc gccgaagagc caactttgag cgaagaagcc
    30121 tttgaatcgt ctaaacagct ctatttcgaa caatgcgcag gctgccacgg cgtattgcgc
    30181 aaaggggcca cgggtaaaaa cctggaaccg cattggaaga agaccgcagc cgacggcact
    30241 gtaaccgaag gcggcacctt gcaactgggg caggaacgcc ttgaaaagat tatcgcctgg
    30301 ggaaccgaag gcggcatgaa caacttctcg gacatcatga ccgagcagga aatcaaggat
    30361 atggcgacct acatcatgat ggagccgcca aaaccacctg aaatgtcgct ggaacagatg
    30421 atggcgacgc gtaaggtcta cgtcgaagaa gaggactatc cgaccgagcc gctgcacggc
    30481 cgcaactggg aaaacttctt tgtcgtcatc gaacgtgacg taggcaaggt ggccgtgatc
    30541 gacggcgaca ccaaagaggt gctgacccac atccccactg gctacgcagt gcacgttctg
    30601 aaagcgtccg aacaccacag cctgaccgag ccggaacacc ccggccgctt ctggtacaca
    30661 atgggtcgcg acggcaagat gaccaagatc gacctttggc agacgccgga caagatgttg
    30721 gtatccgaag tcaagattgc atatgacgcc cgtgacgtcg ccgtttccgg cgatggtaaa
    30781 tacgtcatcg gtggtggcta ctggccgccg cactttgcta tcgttgacgc gaagaccatg
    30841 gaaccggtta aggtcgtatc gacccgcggc gtgaacgtcg acggtgagta tgtggaagaa
    30901 gcccgtgtgg cagccatcta caccactccg aatgaaccca cctggatcgt tgcagtgaaa
    30961 gagctgggac agttgtggca agtcgattac accgatctgg acaaccttcg gatcgacaag
    31021 atcgacagcg ccaagttcct gcatgacggg ttcttcgatc cgacaggccg gtatttccag
    31081 atcgccgcaa acgcgtcgaa caagatggtg gttgtcgata ccgaaaccca caagcttgag
    31141 gcgatgatcg acacagccgc gctgccgcac cctggtccgg gcgccaactg ggtcgacccg
    31201 aactgtggac ctgtggcggg cacaacccac cttggtgtcg gcaccgtgac cgtttggggc
    31261 aacgatcctg aaaaccgtcc agatgacgcc tggaaagtct gctacgaagt ggaaaccgac
    31321 ggccccggcc tgttcgtccg cacccacccg aactcggatt acatctgggc tgaccagacc
    31381 aagcatccgg aaccggaagt gcagcaatcc gtgcaggtca tttcgaaaga aaccggcgaa
    31441 atcgtgaaga cgatccagat cactgaagac gaaggcagcg ccgctgttca cttcgaattc
    31501 aacgctgacg ggaccgaggt ctgggtttcc aagtggaacc tgtcagactc gaaggaaccc
    31561 aatggtcaga tcgtgatctt cgacgcgaag acgctggaag aaatcggccg catcgatggg
    31621 ctttatgccc cgaccggcaa gttcaacgtc tacaaccggt cgaaccacgt cacctgacga
    31681 ggtcaggacg accacaggaa agggcgggcc cctcgcccgc cctttccctg tttgagtcat
    31741 cagccaaact caccggcctg ccaccaaggg ccagacaata cagccaaaac ggagcccgga
    31801 tatgacctcc gaaccggaaa agaaaaaacc gatctggcgc cggtatttcc tatggggaat
    31861 gcctgtggcc ggtatcgccg gggcctttgc cgccggcatc atcttctggg gcgggttcaa
    31921 caccgcaatg gaagccacga acaccaagga attctgcatc tcatgtcacg agatgcgaga
    31981 ttttgtctac gaagaatata ccggcacgat ccatgacgtg aaccgttcgg gtgtgggggc
    32041 tgtctgttcc gactgccacg ttcccaaaga ctggacacat aagatgatcc gtaagatcaa
    32101 ggcgtccaaa gagctgtatg gcaagatggt cggtaccatc aacacccgtg aaaagttcga
    32161 ggccaaacgt gtacatctgg ccatgaacga atgggagcgg atgaaggcca cagactcgcg
    32221 cgaatgccgc aactgtcacg atttcgaatc gatgatgccc gaattccaga aaccacgcgc
    32281 ccgtcagcag cacctcaatg cgatgactgt cggacagacc tgtatcgact gccacaaggg
    32341 gattgcacac tcggatgcac gcgaccgggc ggacgaagag tatctggaaa agcttgaagc
    32401 accgaacccg gacttcatcc ggcccatccc tccggaatat ttggccagtc tcgaaaagat
    32461 cgaagccaaa gaggccgctg aagcagaagc agaaaaagcc gccaaaaagg ctcagcaaga
    32521 ggccgttcaa gcccagatcg cagcggctgt tgacgctgct ttggaagaag aacgcgcaaa
    32581 aacctccggc gaggacgccg cagcgccctc tggcggagca agcgacgttg cgcccaacat
    32641 cgactggaac gcagtggccg cggcggatct gaaactcttc taccccggac aggcctcgtt
    32701 tgaatgggtc cagaacggca agttccatgg tggcgcgcgc cccctgacca aaggcgggga
    32761 tcagtgcacc acctgtcacg ccaaggaact ggacaccatc ggcaacaaga tcgttgcggg
    32821 tggagatctg gaaccgaccc cgattccggg caaacgcggt gtcatcgacg caaccgttca
    32881 ggcggcgcat gacgacgaaa acctgtacat tcgcctgcaa tggccggacg cgggtcacaa
    32941 ccctgtcccg ttcgtcgatg gcggcaagat ggacccggac aaccagatca aggttgccat
    33001 gatgattacc ggcactggta tcgagctggg cgatcaggtg ggatgctggg cttcgtgcca
    33061 cgccgacaac acctatatgc cttttgcgcc cgaagcagat gcgatcgccg ccaatgcgga
    33121 tgttgctggc cgcctcaatg ccacggacac cattaccaaa tacatcagcg aaagccgcac
    33181 ggatgttgag gtcaaaggtc gccgcggcaa ggccctgggg ggctgggaca agctgaaggc
    33241 cgaggaacag atcgagcagt atctggccga cggcacctat cttgacctga tgcgtgtcta
    33301 cgccgacgga agcgccacca atggctatct gttggagcag cgcgtggtca atgatggtga
    33361 aatcgccgca tcggccgaac tgtccggtgg catgtggacc gtggtgttta cgcgccccct
    33421 gaattcgggc gcgcccggtg atgtgccatt ggaggcaggc aagacctata ccgttggctt
    33481 tgccatccac gacgatttta ccgccgcacg gttccaccac gtgacgctga ataccagcct
    33541 ggcgctggat gatgacagcg cgttcatcaa cgtggtcaaa caatgacgga tcggggccgg
    33601 gtcaaccggc cccggccatt tttggaaagg agacatggac catgaaaccc caacgccttc
    33661 ttcctgcgct gctgcttctg gccgcgcccg cctgggcgga cgagaccgcc gaaatctgtg
    33721 ccgaggccga agagcgctat gtcgagttgt tcggtcagcc ttcgtcggcc gtcgaagacg
    33781 ccgaagtggt gctgatgtac aaatacaatt tttgcccatc cgaattgacg gtgaaggcag
    33841 gcacaactgt ccggtgggtg aatgtcgaca aacgcaccag ccattccgtt ctgttgaagg
    33901 atggcagcca acctgaaagt gatcgcctgt tccccgagga atctgttgaa ctgacctttc
    33961 tcaagcccgg cccacaggac tatctgtgcg gcccgcattg ggagacacag aacatgatcg
    34021 gaatgatcac cgtcgaaccc tgaaacaggg cacaatacag gcaagatgaa ggagcccggg
    34081 cgcaaatccc gcgctcctta acttatgtca aggaggttgg ttttcgattg ggccaatctt
    34141 cccccatgac acgcccggct cacccagcaa cgtcttgcaa acgcaacgga tctgcatggg
    34201 ataccgggtc tcgaagactt tcagaccaag cgagtttgca catgagcggt aaggtttttc
    34261 tgattggcgc aggccccggc gatcccgagc tgatgaccct gcgcgcactg cggttgctgc
    34321 gagaagcgga tgtcgtggtt tatgaccggc tggtgtccgc cgacattctg aacttgcacg
    34381 cggaaggcgc caggctgatc cctgtcggca aggcccccaa atgccacacc gttccgcagg
    34441 accgcatcaa cgaaatactg cttgaagaag ccagcgcagg tcgcacggtc gcccggctga
    34501 agggcggcga ccccatgatc tttggtcgcg gttcggaaga ggctgcctat ctgatggccc
    34561 gcggtgtcgc tgtcgaatac gcaccgggca tcacggcggc ccagggggcg tcttgttcga
    34621 cgggtgtgcc gctgacccat cgcgggctgg cgacttcggt tcaatatgtc accggacatc
    34681 ggcaggccga caaagtactg gatctggact ggaaacgtct tgccgatccg gactcgacac
    34741 tggtggtcta tatgggcgtt gccaacatcg gtcagatcgc catggggttg atgaccgaaa
    34801 acctgccggg ctcgacgccg gttctggcgg tgggcaaggc cacgacacct gatgagcgtc
    34861 gtctagtgtc acggcttgac caactggcca cggatgtgcg cgcagccgac ctgaaggcgc
    34921 cgacgctgtt tatcattggc aaggtggttt cgctttatgc cgaacggcct gtggccgagc
    34981 ttctggaaca ggcccatggc taagctggga agacgagatc aggggattgt cccaacatgc
    35041 acagacagat cgccggggcg ctcggggtgg gcggcgcaaa cctgtctgac cattgcggtt
    35101 ctggccgcga cctctgcttt cgcggcggat gtcatcgatc ccgataccct gaaaagactt
    35161 gtgcatcagg attgcggttc ctgtcacggc ctgtccctga agggcggtct tggtcccgat
    35221 ctgcgcagtg agacacttga acactacgac gcggatgttt tgaccagcgt catccttgac
    35281 ggcatccccg acaccgcgat gcccccatgg cggcccctga tcagtgaaga agaggccgaa
    35341 tggatcgccc gttacctgct ggaacaggag gcacaatgaa acacttcatt cttggccttg
    35401 cagccacatt gatgatgact acagcgcagg ctgaaccgac cgcgacaggc gaccttggcc
    35461 tagtcatcga acgcgccaag ggctcggtgc ttcttgtgga tcaatccgac cgtgcagctc
    35521 tggcccggat cgagggattg ggtgatctgt cgcatgcgtc tttggtctat tcgcccgatg
    35581 aacggtttgc ctatgtgttt ggccgcgacg gcgggctgac caagatcgac atcgtgaccc
    35641 gccagatcgt gaaccgcgtc gtgcaggccg gcaacgccat cggcggggca atttcggacg
    35701 atggcaagct tgtggccgtg tcgaattacg aacccggtgg cgtgcgcgtg ttcgatgcgg
    35761 acacgcttga gatggtcgct gacatcccga ccgacagcaa aaccatcggt ctggtcgatg
    35821 cgcccggtcg gcggttcgtt ttcacgatgt gggacactgg ggaaacctgg attgccgatt
    35881 tcgcaaaagg cacaccagag atcaccaaga tcccggacat gggcaagaac ccctatgacg
    35941 cgctgatcac tgccaatggc cgcacctata tcaccggtct gtttggcgag gacggcctga
    36001 ccgcgctgga tctgtgggcc gaaacccccg aaccgatccg cgttctgccc gattacgggc
    36061 gtggtcagga agaaatgcca gtctacaaga tgcctcatct ggaaggctgg gcgctgacgg
    36121 gccgcgagtt cgttttgccc gctgtcggcc atcacgaggt tctgtggatc gacgccgaca
    36181 ctctgaccga aacggggagg accaaaaccc acgggcaacc ggtctttgcc atggcccgtc
    36241 ccgatgggcg gcaggtttgg gtgaatttcg cccacccgct gaatgacacc attcaggtga
    36301 tcgacagtgt tagcaaacag atcatccacg aattcaaacc cggcccggcg gtattgcaca
    36361 tggagttcac gccacgcggg catgaagtct ggatcagcgt gcgcgatgcc aacaaggtca
    36421 tggtctacga cacgcacagt tttgaaaaac tgcgcgagat cgacgcggac agcccgtccg
    36481 gcatcttctt caccgcccgt gcgcacagaa cgggactgta accgatgcga catatcacgg
    36541 acccgatcga ccgccgcctg ctggacgaat ttcagcgcga cttcccgatc accgatagac
    36601 cgttccagat gttgggtaac gcactcgggc tggacgaagc cgaagtcatt catcgcttgt
    36661 cccggatgcg cgccacgggc cgcattacac gggttggcgc caccatcacg cccggcgcgg
    36721 tgacggccag caccctggct gccgtggcgg ctccggaaga tcggttggag gaggtcgccg
    36781 ccctgatcga tgccgaaccc ggggtgaacc acaattatca acgcgaagac gcgtggaacc
    36841 tgtggtttgt cgcgaccggg ccggaccgcg cgcatgtcaa cgataccttg gcgcggatca
    36901 gtcgatccac cggattgcag gtgctggacc tgcggctggt gcgtcctttc aacgtggatc
    36961 ttggttttcg catgactggc ggagccaaaa acgtacccac ggcgcgaaag gtcgatgcat
    37021 ccgtcatgcg cgagggcgat cgctgcctgc tacagtctct gagttccggg ctatctttgg
    37081 tctcagaacc ctatgctgct ctggctcgtt cgctgaaacg ggatgtgaca gacttgatgg
    37141 ggcgggtcga agccctgcat gccgccggaa taatctcgcg gctgggcgtc attgtgcgtc
    37201 accgggcgct tggctggtcg gccaatgcga tggtggtctg ggacctgccg gcagaacaga
    37261 ttgaaaccgc gggtccggct ttggccgcct tcccgggggt gaccttgtgc tatgagcgga
    37321 atccggttcc cgatgtctgg ccatatcgcc tgtattccat gatccacgcc cggacacgca
    37381 atgaggcttt ggatgttctg gccggtgcga ttgcattgcc cgaattggcc ggagcacgga
    37441 acaaggtcct gttctcaacc cgctgtttca aacagaccgg cgcgctgatt caagcaaagg
    37501 aggtcgccgc atgacgctgg accaaacgga tcgcgcgatc ctgaatcgta tgcaagagga
    37561 tctgccgctt acttcgcacc cttacgcaac cgtcgccgca gagcttggcc tgtccgaggc
    37621 ggaattgctg tcgcgtctga gacgtatgaa agatgaccgc gtcattacgc gcttcggtcc
    37681 atttttcgac gccgcggcca tgggtggggc tttctgcctt tgcgcaatgg ccgttccaga
    37741 cgaagaattc gaaaccgtcc tgaccaaagt caatgcacat cccgaagtgg cacataacta
    37801 tgaacgcacg catcggctga acatgtggtt cgtgctggcc accgaaacac ccgaggggat
    37861 cgaggccacc gccgatgcca tcgaacggga aacgggagtc aatgttctcc gtttccccaa
    37921 acttcaggaa tttttcatcg gcttccgggt ggcggcatga tcgacgcaac agacagacag
    37981 attatcgagt ccctccaggg gggactgccc ctggtggccg cgccctatgc gcaggtcgct
    38041 gccgatctgg gcctgaccga ggccaccctg ctggaccggc tggcatcgct gaaggcgcgt
    38101 ggggtgatcc gacggatcgc ggcagccccc aaccattaca agctgggcat gacgtcgaac
    38161 ggcatgaccg tctgggacgt gcaggatgac ctgatcaccg aactgggcgc tcatatcggg
    38221 gcactgcctt tcgtcaccca ttgctatgag cggccccgcg ccctgcccga ctggccctac
    38281 aacctgttcg ccatggttca tggcagctcg cgcgacgagg tcgaagacaa acgcggccag
    38341 atcgccgcga ttctgggatc ggcctgccgc ggcagcgata tcctctattc cacgcgcatc
    38401 ctgaaaaaga ccggactgcg cctgaaacag aaaggctgaa acatgttccg cctgaccgaa
    38461 tacatgcatc agctggtcaa gccgactccg gtgcgcaaac ggcgccccgg cccggtaaag
    38521 ccggttgtga tctggaatct gacgcggcgc tgcaacctga agtgccgcca ttgctacacc
    38581 gtctcggcgg atgtcgcgtt cccgggtgag ctcagccatg agcaagccat ggtaaccctt
    38641 gaggatctgg gccagtttcg cgtcccggcc ctgatcctct cgggtgggga accgctggac
    38701 cggttcgatt tcttcgacat tgcaaaacgc gcccgtgatc tggtgccaat gctggccttg
    38761 tcgaccaacg ggacccggat ctatgacgaa actgccgata tgatagcgga tgtgggcttc
    38821 aactatgtag gcatctcgct ggacgggatc ggagcgacga atgactggtt tcgcggcgtc
    38881 gagggcgctt ttgcggacgc cctgcgcggc gtgcgagagt gcaaaaagcg tggcatcaag
    38941 gttggcctgc ggttctgcct gaccgaaggc acgcaacatc acttgcctga cttgctgagc
    39001 ctttgtgatg atgaaggtgt cgacaagttc tacctgtcgc atcttgtcta tgcggggcgc
    39061 ggcgacaaga accggggcga agacgccgcg catcagcgca cgcgcaaagg cctggatctg
    39121 ttgctggaac gcgcctggga agccgcatcg ggcggccgtc cgctggatat cgtgaccggg
    39181 aacaacgacg ctgatgccgg gtatttcctg aactggattc gcacgcattt cgacgccgac
    39241 aaggctgcac atgtgcgcgc gcacctagcc gcgtggggtg gaaactcaag tggtttgggt
    39301 gttgccaata tcgacaatct cggccgggtc catccggaca cttactggtc tgactacaca
    39361 gtgggcaacg taaagaccaa atcgttttcc gaactctgga ccggcgatga tccgatgctt
    39421 gccatgctcc gcacccgccc acgcccgctg aaggggcgct gcggagcctg cgaactcaaa
    39481 gacgtgtgcg gcggcaatac ccgcatccgc gccctgcaat tgaccggtga tccctgggcc
    39541 gaggatccgg cctgttacct gtccaaccag gaaatcggtg tggatgatgc aggggaacgc
    39601 cttcaggtca caccgtttcg ggggaaaagc catgatccgg cgcatcagtt cttttaagac
    39661 actcacattc ggtactttgt gctcggtgtt gctggcgggc accgcctggg cggatgccca
    39721 atcggattac gccgaacatt gcgcctcatg ccatggtgag aaccgtctgg gcggggttgg
    39781 ccccgcgctg atccctgaaa cgctcaaacg catgcggggt ccccgggttg ctgcggtaat
    39841 cgcggaaggg cgcgcggcga cacagatgcc ggccttctcg cacgagctgg atgccctgca
    39901 aatcgaagag ctggcgggtt ggttgaaatc gccgttggaa tccgaccccg aatggggcga
    39961 ggcccagata ttggccagcc ggacgctgga cgaggaatat gtaccggtgg atgcgcctgt
    40021 ctgggacagc gacccgatga acattacgct ggtggtggaa accggagatc accatgtcag
    40081 cgttctggac ggtgacacgt tcgaggttct ggaccggttc gaaaccccct tcgccgtgca
    40141 tggcggcccc aagttcagcc cggatgggcg gtatgtcttc atcatgtcgc gcgatggctg
    40201 ggtccagaag tacgacatct gggcgctgaa acaggtgggc cgtgtgcgtg ccggcctgaa
    40261 cagccgcaac atcgccatgt cgggcgatgg caaatgggtg gccgtggcga attacctgcc
    40321 aaacagcctg acggtgttgt ccaccgaaga cctttccgtc gcaaaggtca tcgaggtcaa
    40381 aagcaagaag ggcctgccca gccgcgtctc tgcggtctac caggcccctc cgcgggaaag
    40441 ctttgttttg gcactgaagg atgtgcccga gatttgggaa gtgttttacg gcgccaatcc
    40501 cccgcaatcc gggcttggtc atgatttccg catcgaaggc cagttcaaga accctgatcc
    40561 tttccctgtg cgcaagatca caacggctga ctatctggac gatttctttt tcgaccagag
    40621 ttatgaattt gtcatggggg cgtcccgcga tggcaagggc gggcaagtga ttgatctggt
    40681 gatcgggcac aaggtggccg atctggattt gcctggaatg ccgcatctgg gctcggggat
    40741 cacatggaaa cacggcgata cgaccgtaat ggccacgccg cacctgacag acggcgccgt
    40801 gtcggtgatc gacatgcaaa gctgggaaac cgtcaaacgg atcaagaccg aaggccccgg
    40861 tttcttcatg cgcagccatg agaattcgcc ttatgtctgg gcagacgttt tctttggccc
    40921 caacaaggac gcgatgcacg tcatcgacaa gcaaagcctt gaaatcgtga aaacactgcg
    40981 cccttcgccg ggcaagaccg tggcccatgt cgagttcacc agagatggca gccacgcact
    41041 ggtttcgatc tgggaagatg acggcgcggt gatcgtctat gacgcgcaga cgctggaaga
    41101 aatccgccgc ctgccgatgc gcaaaccttc ggggaaatac aatgtctgga acaagatcac
    41161 cttctcggaa ggaaccagcc actgagggga aatggccggt ttggaaactg gccattctgc
    41221 tgtatccggc cacggcgttg accgttgcca tcaacctgtt tttgctcggg cttatcctgc
    41281 acagcgtcgg gttcggcgca attgaaccgg tgccggcgat catctggtcg attccgctgg
    41341 gcattcctgc ggcatggctg gccggtcggt ggctgcgcgg attgatggac gaggccgacg
    41401 ggtaggtgca aattttcagg cacctgacct aagtcaagtc ttcgcctgga agaatcccct
    41461 aagtttttga aaagaacgcc gagctggatt ctcaatgcct accgtccgcc ccccgcatag
    41521 cctgtttgat cgcgtgtccc gcgcggtgtg cggtttggtg ggtgttttcc tgttgctttt
    41581 gcagatgctt ggcccggtgc tggcgagtcc cggggacagc atgtggatcg agatctgctc
    41641 ggaggcaggg gcggtctggg ttgaagtggg ccttgaggaa ggcactgatg acccgaccgc
    41701 gccttgcccg aaatgcgccg attgcgcgct gtgcgcggtg acaacgggag ccccgctgcc
    41761 ggatctgccg ctgctgatgc aatccgaaaa tgtacggata gtacccgctg caatcgggga
    41821 tctgtgcatt ttgtacaact caaggcgact gtggcccgaa acccgagggc ccccgatcgc
    41881 gacccaagaa gaatttgaac gcgccctgcg cgcgtccgtg gcgtccaccc tagcactcgg
    41941 aggtgcgccg tggtcgtaag tcgcgcaatc catttcctgc tggctttcgc tctgtcctgc
    42001 ctgatggcga tcagcgccca tgccgacagc ctggccagtt tcctgcccga catcgaacct
    42061 gccgatctgg cccccggcgc cgatgccttt ggcccggtgc gcgatgacgt caaggtcgcc
    42121 cccgtcctga agggcggcga gaccgttgcc tgggcattcc tgacctcgga ctttgttggc
    42181 acgacgggtt attccggaaa accgatccac gtcgttgccg ccatcgataa cgacgctttg
    42241 ttgaccggtg tgcaactggt caagcactcg gaacccatcg tgctgatcgg catccccaat
    42301 tcccgcatgg ttgaattgac cgaaggctat gcgggccttg acctgaaggt tgaagccaaa
    42361 accgggggtg aggggcacga cctcgacatc atctcgggcg cgacggtcac gatcatggtg
    42421 atcgacgaca gccttgtgcg tagcggtatc aaggtggcgc gtgcattggg tctgggcggc
    42481 ctgtcaccgt tgcaggccga cgggccaagg cgcgaagtcg atatggcgca gaatgcggtc
    42541 tatgactggt cgaccctttc gggtgacggc tcgatccggc ggctgacgct ggatgtcggg
    42601 caggtcaatg ccgccttcga ggccaccgga gaccagcgcg cgatcaagcg cccggaaccg
    42661 ggcgaaccgg atcacacttt catcgacatg catatggcgc ttgtctcggt tccgtcgatc
    42721 ggcaagtcac tgctgggcga cgccgagtac cagaacctcg tgaactggtt ggacgagggc
    42781 gaacaggcca ttctggtgct ggggcgcggt gcctacagct tcaaggggtc aggctatgtg
    42841 cgcggcggga ttttcgatcg gatccagttg atccagggcg acaactcggt ccgttttttc
    42901 gacaaacagc aagtacgcct tggcaaggtt gcagccccgg atgcacccag tttcacggag
    42961 ctggacatct tcaagatccc cgccgatgcc gagttcgacc cgaccgagcc gttccgcctg
    43021 caactgctgg tacagcgtgc cgtgggtgct gttgagaaaa cctttctgac attcgatctg
    43081 ggctacaaac tgcccgaccg ttacctgctg cccgtcgcag ccccaaagat tgtcgacgat
    43141 gcgaccggcg aagccgccgc caaggctgcc ctgtggcagc gcatctggaa ggatcgcacc
    43201 gtcgaaatcg ccgttcttgg cgtcatgctg ctggtcctga ccgcgacgtt cttcttccag
    43261 ttccatgcga cgatgaatgc gcgggtcttc tactggttcc gcatcggcta cctgacaatg
    43321 accctgtttt tcatcggctg gtacgccaac gcgcagctga gcgtggtgaa cctgatggca
    43381 ctggcgggca gcctgcgcac aggattctcg tgggatgcgt tcctgctgga cccgctggtg
    43441 ttcatccaat ggttcgccgt tgccgccgca ctgttgttct ggggtcgcgg ggcctattgc
    43501 ggatggctgt gcccgttcgg cgcgttgcag gaattgacca acaagatcgc gcgcgcgctg
    43561 aaagtgccgc aatggacgct gccctggggt ctgaacgaac gcctgtggcc cgcgaaatac
    43621 atgatctttc tgggtctttt cgggctcagc ttcatctcga tcccgttggc cgagaaatat
    43681 gccgaggtcg agccgttcaa aacggcgatc attctgaaat tcatgcgcga ctggcctttc
    43741 gtggtctttg cgctggccct gctggggatc gggctgttca tcgaacggtt ctattgccgc
    43801 tatctctgcc cgctgggcgg agcactggcg atccctgccc gtattcgcat gttcgactgg
    43861 ctgcgccgct acaaggattg cggcacgccc tgtcagacct gtgccaatga atgccccgtt
    43921 caggcgatcc accccaccgg tgagatcaat ccgaacgagt gcgtcacctg cctgcattgt
    43981 caggtgctct accagtccga ggacaaatgt cccgtcgtta tccgccagct gaaacggcgg
    44041 gccaagacag gatcggtcca gatgaagacc ccgctcggac aaccaccggc gaaccatccg
    44101 aacgccaaac cgcaatccgt ttcctaaaag gaggaacgaa catgtcggaa catgacaaca
    44161 aactaaccgt cacacgccgt gggatgctgg gtgcaacagc aaccggtgcc gtgctggccg
    44221 ggaccggtct gggctcgacc ctgatgaccg cgaaacaggc gagcgccgcg gccaatgcca
    44281 atctcgaacc gggcgaactg gacgagtatt acggtttctg gtcctcgggt cagaccggcg
    44341 agctgcgcat tctgggcttt ccgtccatgc gcgagctgat gcgggtgccg gtgttcaacc
    44401 gctgctcggc cacgggctgg ggtcagacca acgagtcact gaagatcatg accgaagggt
    44461 tgctgcctga aaccaaggag tttctcgcca agcgcggcat gaagacctat gacaatggcg
    44521 accttcacca cccgcacatg tcgttcaccg acggcactta tgacggccgt tacctgttca
    44581 tgaacgacaa ggccaacacc cgcgtcgcgc gtgtgcgctg tgacgtgatg aaatgcgaca
    44641 agatcaccga gatcccgaac gccaaggcga tccacggtct gcgtccgcag aaattcccgc
    44701 gcaccggcta tgtctttgcc aatggtgaag atgaaacacc gctggtcaac gatggcagcg
    44761 tgctggacga tccgtcgcta tacgtgaaca tcttcaccgc gctggacggc gacaccatgg
    44821 aagtggcatg gcaggtgatc gtgtcgggca acctcgacaa caccgattgc gactatcagg
    44881 gcaaatacgc cttctcgacc tcgtacaact cagaaatggg catgaacctg gccgagatga
    44941 ccgagaacga gctggaccac gtcgtcgtct tcaacatcgc cgagatcgaa aaaggcatcg
    45001 aagccggcga ttatcaggag ctgaaaggcg taaaggttct ggacgggcgc aagggtcaga
    45061 acaagaaata cacccgttac attccgatcc cgaactctcc gcacggcatc aacaccgcgc
    45121 cagacggcaa gcacgtctgc atcaacggca agctgtcgcc gaccgtctcg atcatggacg
    45181 tcaccaagct ggacgccctg ttcgaaagcg atgccgaccc gcgctcgtgc atcgtgggtg
    45241 agccgcagct gggccttggc ccgcttcaca ccgcctatga cggtcagggc aacgccttca
    45301 ccacgctgtt cctggacagc cagatcgtga agtggaacat cgacaaggcc atccgcgcct
    45361 acaacggcga ggacgtggac ccgatcatct cgaaggtcga cgtgcactat cagccgggtc
    45421 acaactccac ctccatgggt gaaaccaagg aagccgatgg caagtggctg atttcgatga
    45481 acaagttctc gaaagaccgc ttcctgaacg tgggtcctct gaaacccgag aacgaacagc
    45541 tgatcgacat ttcgtcggat gagatgaaag tggtgcatga cggcccgacc tttgccgagc
    45601 cgcacgactc gatcatcgtt cgcagcgaca tcgtgaaccc ggtcaacgtc tgggatcgca
    45661 acgatgttac ctgggaagac gcccgcaaac aggccgaagc cgatggcatc gatctggaag
    45721 aaggcgcgga agaaccgatc cgggacggca acaaggtgcg ggtctacatg acctcgcagg
    45781 cgccgacctt cagccttgag aagttcaccg tcaaacaggg cgacgaggtc acggtttaca
    45841 tcaccaacct cgatgacgtg gacgacgtga cccacggctt ctgcctcggc aactacggca
    45901 tcgcgatgga agtcgcaccg atggcaaccg cttcggtcac cttcaccgcc gaccgtccgg
    45961 gcgtgcactg gttctattgc cagtggttct gccatgcgct gcacatggaa atgcgcggcc
    46021 ggatgctggt cgaaccgcaa ggagcctgac ccatgcgctg gcccctgctc ataccgctcc
    46081 tgctcggctc gcccctttgg gcggcggatt gggatgtgcc caaccgggcg ggggccatca
    46141 atgaagtact ggctcaggcg gcggacggag atactctccg cctgagcccc ggtgtttatg
    46201 ccgaacatct gattctggac cggcccgtca ccatcgacgg gctgggacag gccaccattg
    46261 acgggcaagg caccggcagc gtcatcaccg tgaccggccc gggcgtgacc gtgcgcggcc
    46321 tgacagtgat cggctcgggt tcaagccatg acgggatcga cagtggcatc cagctgacca
    46381 agacggcccg cgcgccggtg gtcgaagaca atgtgctgct gggcaatctt tacggcatcg
    46441 acattcatgg tgccaaggac agcatcgtgc gtggcaaccg gatcgaagga cgtcaggacc
    46501 agcggatgaa tgaccgtggc aatggcgttt atgtctggaa tgcacccggt gcgcgggttg
    46561 aggacaatga tatccgctat gggcgcgacg gaatctttgt gaactcgtcc aagaagaata
    46621 cctttaccgg caacctgttc cgcgatctgc gctttgccgt gcattacatg tatgccgata
    46681 attcggtggt cagcgacaat gtctcgatcg gcaacgatct gggctatgcg gtgatgttca
    46741 cgaccaatgt gaaggtcgca gacaacgtct cgatcggtga ccgtgaacat ggcgtgatgc
    46801 tgaactatgc caacaagagt cagatcaccg gtaacgtggt gatcggtgcc aaggaaaagt
    46861 gcaccttcct ttataactcc aacaagaacg aattcaccga caactggttc cagggatgcg
    46921 gcatcggaat ccatttcacc gccggcagcg aacgcaaccg catcgttggc aattccttca
    46981 tcgggaaccg gacacaggtg aaatacgtct cgaccaaatg ggtcgagtgg tccgaagacg
    47041 ggcgcggcaa ctactggtcc gattttgccg cctatgatgt ggatggcaac ggcattgccg
    47101 atgcccccta tcgccccaat gactcgatgg accatgtgtt gtggacccaa cccgcagcca
    47161 aactgctgct cggctctcct gccgtgcagc tggtgcgctg gtcacaatcc gcctttccgg
    47221 cactgttgcc cggtggcgtg attgacagca atccattgat gcaacccctt gaacccccag
    47281 ctatggaaaa ggtgcctcat gacggataag gccctgatta ttgaccatgt cagcaaggac
    47341 cgtggcaaaa cccgcgttct tgacgatatc accctgtcac ttgcccccgg tcagcgcgtt
    47401 gcgctgctgg gccataacgg cgcaggcaag tcgaccctga tcaaatccat ccttggcctg
    47461 acgccgatcc aaggcggagc aattcggatc ggagacgcca cccccggcag cgcccaggcg
    47521 cggcgggaaa cggcctatct gcccgaggcg gtatccttcc acccggccct gaccgggcgc
    47581 gagcaactga ccctgtttgc aaaattgtcc ggcaccaggg cggatgtggc cggtctgctg
    47641 gagcgcgtag gtctgagcga tgccctggac cgccggatcg gcacctattc caaaggaatg
    47701 cggcaacgtc tgggtctggc acaggttctg ctgggccagc cgaaagtggc tttgctggat
    47761 gaacccacca gtgggttgga cccgatctcg cgccaggacc tctatgccat catcgacgag
    47821 ctggccgcgc agggcaccgc cgtgctgatc gccagccatg ccttgaccga ggtcgaggcc
    47881 cgcaccgacc gcatcgcaat catgcgcaaa ggccggatgg tcgccgatga cacgctcaac
    47941 aacctgtcgg cccttgcagg cctgccgatc cgtctgaaag tacgtgcaag cgccaacgcc
    48001 gacgtgctgg ccgccgaatt gggcggcagc cggatcaacg gcgcttcggt cgagctgctg
    48061 tgttcccccg ccgacaagat ggaggccctg cgccggatcg ccggattggg cgatgccgtg
    48121 gcggatgtgg aaatgacccc gcccaagctg gaagacctct atcgacatta tgcacaggag
    48181 gagaggccat gacccgcttc ctcgccatta ctcgtaccga aatgctgatc cttcgccgca
    48241 atcgctggct gctggtggcg acgctgatca tggtgctgtt cgcgctggcc ctgacctttg
    48301 caggcagcgc accaaccggc acactgggtg tcgatatgct gaccgtttca gttgcctcga
    48361 tgaccaccct gtcggtctat ctcgcaccgc tattggcgct gatgatttcg ttcgacgcca
    48421 tcgccggcga cgtggaccgg ggcagcctgt cactgctgct gtcctacccc gccgggcgcg
    48481 gagaaatcct gttgggcaag ttcaccgccc atcttgcagc gctggccttt gccatgacgg
    48541 tcggtttcgg taccgccggc gcggtggcgg ccttctttgg cggtgccggg ccggaaagcc
    48601 tgatggcgtt ggtccgtctc atcctcacat ccatccttct gggcgccgtg tttctggcgc
    48661 tgggatacct gctgtctgcc ctggctaagg gggctacggc ggcggcaggt ctgtcggccg
    48721 ggctctggct ggtttttgtc gtcctctatg atctgggcct gttgggggcc gtcgtcatgg
    48781 acaagggcgg cacctttacc caatccgtct ttccatgggt gatggtggcc aacccggccg
    48841 acgcattccg tctgtggaac atcgccgcaa cggaaggcgt ggccatggca tccggcatga
    48901 ccggggcggc acaggccttg cccatctggg ccgcgcctgc atcgctgctg atctggccgg
    48961 tgatcggctt tgccctggcg cggcttgcat tccggagggt cgagccatga aacccctcgt
    49021 cctgattgcc ttgatcgcgt tggcggcctg caaggaagac ctggccgagg cccccgatcc
    49081 ggtggatctg accccggacg cgctgagcta tttctgccag atgaacatcg ccgaacatgg
    49141 cggccccaag gggcagatcc atctggaagg atatcccgca ccgctgttct ttgcgcaggt
    49201 gcgcgacatg gtggcatacc tcaaaagccc tgaacgtgat gccgacatca cagccgtcta
    49261 tgtcagcgac atgggtattg cgccaagttg gcggcagccg ggtatctcga actggatcgc
    49321 cgcggatggc gcgacctttg ttgtcggcgc caatgtggca ggtggcatgg gcgcccgcga
    49381 agtggtgcct tttgccgatc ctgccgatgc tcaggcattc attgagatct acggcggaac
    49441 ggcactgggc ctgccggaca ttccggacac cgaagtgctt ggccctgtcg atcttgaact
    49501 gtcgttggag acccccgtat gaccgccttg tcgcgccgcc gatttctgat catctcagcc
    49561 gcttgtgctg cggccacacc actttcggcc tcggacgcgc gctggcacgg gaccgcgctg
    49621 ggtgccaccg ccagcctgcg cctggtgggc ctgacggacg ccgaagctgc acccatcatg
    49681 gccgccatgg agaccgagat tgcccggctg gaagacatct tcagcctgta tcgtccgcaa
    49741 tcgcagctca gccggttgaa tcgcgatggt gtgctgacgg cgcccgctcc tgaattgttg
    49801 aacgtgctaa gcctcagctc agcgctgcat caggcatcgg gtggcgcatt tgatccgagc
    49861 attcaacccg tgtggacggc attggctgcg ggtgcgcgcc cggatgatct ggttgaagtt
    49921 cagcaggcga taggctggga aaaggtaatt tatgacgcct cggccattcg ccttccggtg
    49981 cccggaaaat cggcgctgac gttgaacggt atagcgcagg gcgcgatcac cgaccggatc
    50041 gccgacctgc tgcgtgctca tggtctgcgt gatgttctgg tcaatatggg agaggttgcc
    50101 gccctgggtg cgcgtggtga cggtgcgccc tggaatgttg gattggcggc gccggaccaa
    50161 acggttctga agcggattga attgaacgat cgggcagtgg cgacatcttc aacgctggcg
    50221 actcagatca gccagggagt cggacacatc attaccttgg atgggccttc aagccgcgac
    50281 aggaccgttt cggtttctgc cccgaaagcg gcaattgcgg atgggttgtc cactgcactt
    50341 tgcgcggcat ccgccggcag agccaaagag atcctggagt tcttccccga cgcccgtatc
    50401 gaattgaacg tttaatgaag aattacaaat ctcagaccga acaaaaaaaa ataaaaaaaa
    50461 gtatgatata ggtcaattcg tgcgctgctt aaggcagcta ggaagtaagg acgcgaacct
    50521 atcaatccaa tttcgagtcg ccagctatga gccagatgac cagcagacgc gcttttctaa
    50581 gcgcgcgtgt cctgcgggag gacccagatg cgatccgtcc gccgggtgca gttgcaactg
    50641 gcttcagcga tctatgcacg cgttgcgatg actgcgccgc ggcttgtcct gaagacatca
    50701 tcacattcga cgatgccggt ttccccgttc tggacctgtc cgcaggcggt tgcaccttgt
    50761 gtggtgactg cgctgacatt tgtccgaccc cggcgttgct gtcggaacgt gttgccgaat
    50821 ggccatggcg cgcacgaatc gatgacacaa gctgcctgtc gacgaacggc gtaagctgcc
    50881 gcctgtgtca ggacaattgc gaacaggatg ccatccgctt tcgcctgcaa ctgggcggac
    50941 gcgcggaacc agcgcttgaa acagaaacct gcatcggctg cggaagttgt tccgccgcct
    51001 gccccactgg ggcgatcgtg atgcaccgcc ccgccccact acacccggag gtgaaccaat
    51061 gaatatttgt ggctgtctgg tccacatcgc ccccgattac accgataccg cacgcgcggc
    51121 gatggccgaa acccagggcg tcgagcttca tgccgaagcc gaggacggcc gtttcgtagt
    51181 tgttgtcgag gatacggccg acaggctggc ctcggacacc atcatggatc tgcaccagat
    51241 ccccggagtg atctcactgt cactgactta tcaccatttc gaagatctcg cggagacggc
    51301 tccgcgtcct gatgctccaa gccaaccgtc cagcaggagg cccatgcaat gaccatctct
    51361 gaatcccgtc gtacatttct gaaagcgtcc gcagcggcag ccactgcctc ggctgcgggc
    51421 attcccatgg ccgcaggcca ggccaacgcc caggtcggcg cgcccgatat tcgctgggac
    51481 aaggctgcct gccggttctg cggtacgggc tgttcggttc tggtgggcac caaggacggc
    51541 cgcgtggtgg ccacgcaagg cgacccagac gcaccggtga accggggcct gaattgtatc
    51601 aagggctatt tcctgtccaa gatcatgtac ggcaaagacc gcctgaccac accgcttttg
    51661 cgcaagacca acggtcagta tgacaagaat ggcgagttcg aaccggtcag ctgggatgaa
    51721 gcctttgatg tgatggccgc caaatggaaa gaggcccttg ccaagaaagg cccgaccagc
    51781 gtggggatgt tcgggtcggg gcagtggacg gtctgggaag gctatgccgc cgccaagatg
    51841 atgaaggccg ggttccggtc gaacaacatt gatcccaatg cgcgtcactg catggcctcg
    51901 gccgtggttg gtttcatgcg cactttcggc attgacgaac ctatggggtg ctatgacgac
    51961 cttgagcacg ccgatacctt cgtgctgtgg ggatcgaaca tggccgagat gcacccgatc
    52021 ctgtggtcgc gcctgaccga cacccgcctg acgaagccgg gttgcgaagt gcatgtgctg
    52081 tcgactttcg agcaccgctc gttcgagctg gccgacaacg gcatggtctt tgcgccgcaa
    52141 accgatctgg caatcctgaa ctatatcgcg aactacatca tccagaatgg cgcggtgaac
    52201 gaagagttcg tcaagaacca cgtcaacatc accaaaaccg ccaccgatat cggttacggc
    52261 ctgcgggaca acaaccccct gcaacaagag gctgaaaacc cgaactcggg caagttggag
    52321 ccgatcagct tcgaggaata tgccgaagcc gtttcgaaat acacgctgga atacacctcg
    52381 gaactgtccg gtgttccggc tgacaagctg gagcgtctgg ccaagcaata tgccgacccc
    52441 aaccgcaagg tgatgagcct gtggaccatg ggcttcaacc aacatacccg cgggtcctgg
    52501 gtgaactcgc tgatgtacaa cgtgcacctg ctggtgggca agatttcgga acccggcaac
    52561 tcacccttct cgctgaccgg tcagccgtcg gcctgcggta cggcgcgcga ggtaggcacc
    52621 tttgcgcacc gcctgcccgc cgacatggtg gtgatgaacg aaaagcaccg cgagatctgc
    52681 gaaaccgcat ggaacgtgcc cgccggcacc attcctgaca agccgggttt ccacgccgtg
    52741 ctgcaacatc gcaagctgaa ggatggcgac ctgaacgctt attgggttca gtgcaccaac
    52801 aacatgcagg ctgcaccgaa catcaacgag gaaggctatc ccggctatcg caacccggaa
    52861 aacttcatca ctgtttcaga cccctacccg acggtcactg cggtttccgc tgacctgatc
    52921 ctgcccaccg ccatgtgggt cgagaaggaa ggcgcctatg gcaacgccga gcgccgcacc
    52981 cagttctggc ggcaacaggt caaggccccg ggcgaggcca aatcggacct gtggcaggtg
    53041 atggagttct cgaaacgctt caccgtcgaa gaggtttggg gcgaagaatt gctggccacc
    53101 atgcccgagc atcgtggcaa gaccatgtat gacgtcctgt ttgcaaatgg cagcgtcgac
    53161 aagttcccgc tgtcggaaac cgccgaaggc tttgacaacg acgaatccga gcatttcggc
    53221 ttttacgtgc agaaaggtct gttcgaagag tacgccaact tcgggcgcgg ccatgcgcat
    53281 gatctggcac cattcgaaac ctaccaccag gcccgcggtc tgcgctggcc ggtcgtggat
    53341 ggcaaggaaa cgctctatcg tttccgcgaa ggctatgacc cctacgtgtc cgagggtgcc
    53401 ggcgtggaat tctatggcca caaggatggc aaggccaaga tcatcttcgc gccctatgaa
    53461 cctgccgcag aagagccgga tgcggaattc gatctgtggc tgtgcaccgg tcgcgtgctg
    53521 gaacactggc attcagggtc gatgacacgc cgggtgccgg aactgcaccg cgcctatccc
    53581 gctgccgtgg tctacatgca tccgcaggac gcaaaggatc ggggtttgcg tcggggccag
    53641 gagattgttc tgtcgacccg ccgcggcgag gttaccagcc gtgtcgaaac acggggtcgg
    53701 aacaaggtgc cgcgcggtct ggtctttatg ccgtggttcg atgagcacca gctgaccaac
    53761 aagctgacgc tggacgcaac ctgcccgctg tcgaaagaga ccgacttcaa gaagtgcgcc
    53821 tgcaaggttg agcgcgcgta accagcaaga atcatacggg tcgttcccat gtctcttgtc
    53881 gataaacccc tttcgccgca gcggcgccgg ttcctgcagg actcggcgcg ggcggcgggc
    53941 ggctgcgtgg tcgccggatc gttgctggcc tatctggccc gcgacgcccg cgccctgccc
    54001 gccgatgcct tgcgcccgcc cggcgcattg cccgagaagg agttcctgtc ggcctgcatc
    54061 cgttgcggtt tatgcgtgcg ggactgcccg tacgataccc tgaaactggc cgagctcggc
    54121 tcggatgcgg tggcgacggg aacaccattc ttcaccgccc gggatgttcc ctgcgaaatg
    54181 tgcgacgaca ttccgtgtgt cgccgcatgt ccaacagggg cgctggaccc cgggctggag
    54241 aatatcgacg atgccgagat gggtgttgcc gttctggtcg atcaggaaaa ctgcctgaat
    54301 ttcctcggtc tgcgctgcga cgtctgctat cgcgtctgcc ccgtcattga cgaggcgatc
    54361 actttggaga cggcgcacaa tacccgatcg ggtcatcatg ctttgttcat tcccaccgtt
    54421 catgccgaac gctgtaccgg ttgtggtatg tgcgagaaaa gctgtgttct gcccgaggcc
    54481 gcgatcaagg ttctgcctgc ccggctggcg cgcggcagtt cggccgagca ttaccgcaag
    54541 ggttgggagg aaaaggccgc caaaggcgcg ccggtggtcg aggggatcat cgatctgccg
    54601 gatcgtttgc ccggaccggg aaccgacaat cttgccgcgc ccggcggttt tgcccctgaa
    54661 tatgatctgc cgggggtggg gcaatgagta ctcgcacgca catgcccgtc ggtcaggagg
    54721 ccgttgaagg caaaggctgg atcggggcgc atcgcttttt gctgatgcgc cgcgcaagcc
    54781 agctgttatt tctggttctg tttctgctgg gcccgtggtt cggcatctgg attgtcgagg
    54841 gcactttggc ggggtcactg acgctgggcg tgctgccgtt gaccgatccg ttcatcctgt
    54901 tgcaaagctt cgttgcaggt cattggcccg aaatgaccgc gctgatcggt gggctgatcg
    54961 ttctggtggt ctatgccctg attggtggcc gtgtctattg ttcctgggtc tgcccaataa
    55021 acccggtgac agacgcggcc aactgggtgc atcgcaaact ggacctgccg aaaggctggc
    55081 aacccaagcg cggcacccgg ctgtggattc tggcaaccgt gctgctggcc tcgggcctga
    55141 gcggtgtgat cgcttgggag ctggtcaacc cgatcaccat gctgcatcgc gggctggtat
    55201 tcggcatggg ctttgtctgg gccatgatcg cggccatctt cgtgtttgac gttttcgtct
    55261 cacgccatgg ctggtgcggt catttgtgcc cggtgggcgc gttctacggg ctgatcgggt
    55321 cgaaaagcct gctgcgggtc agtgccgcca atcgcacggc ctgtgatgac tgtatggatt
    55381 gttatgcggt ctgtcctgaa aatcaggtga tctcacccgc gctgaaaggc aagccgggaa
    55441 gctcgcccct gatcctgtca cctgactgca caaactgcgg acgctgcgtc gatgtctgcg
    55501 cagtcgacgt cttcaacttt actcaccggt tcgacgacca tgtcgttcaa ccttccgatc
    55561 cagttgccgc gcctgagccg cgcgctgcca gacctatcta ggggagtgcc aagatgaaaa
    55621 gatcaatcgt tacaggcgga attgcccttc tacccgtagt gttgctgagc ggatgggcct
    55681 ttgcccagtc cgctcaagtc gaaaccctgc ggggcgcgga cgtagacgag ccgatccctt
    55741 tggatcagat tcacaaaaat gtcgaaggac ggatgcaacg taattatcgc cagcagccac
    55801 cgctgattcc gcattcgatc gagcaatatc agattgatgt gcgcaccaat cagtgcctgt
    55861 cctgccatga ctggtccaag gcaggtgagc gtaacgcacc gaccctttca atgacacact
    55921 atctggatcg cgaaggccgc gaattggacc gcgtcgccgg gacccgttat ttctgcaacc
    55981 aatgtcacgt tccgcaggcg gacgcgccgc cgcttgttga aaacgtgttc cagccctcga
    56041 ccggcaactg atccaaaaca agactgaaag gagcaccgac atggcagact cccccgaaaa
    56101 acgcggcttt ctgggtcgcc tttggaacgc gatctggacg ccggcggtaa tgttcagctc
    56161 gggctttctg atccttgccg gatttctggc cggtatcctg ttctggggcg gatttcactg
    56221 gaccctggaa ctgaccaaca ccgaagagtt ctgcgtctcg tgtcacacga tggaaacgaa
    56281 cctgggtgag tatcgcgaga cgatccacta caacaaccac tccggcgtgc gtgcgatctg
    56341 ctcagactgc cacgttccgg atgagtggaa ccacaagatc aaagccaaga tcatggccgt
    56401 gaaggacgtc tatcatgaac tggtgggcac catcagcaca cccgagaaat acgaggatca
    56461 ccgcctggcg atggcctcgg ccgtctggaa gaaaatgaaa gcgtctgaca gccgcgagtg
    56521 ccgcaactgt cacaactttg actacatgga cttcaccatt caggaaacac gcgccgcgtc
    56581 ggaacaccaa cgcgccatcg acaatggtat gacctgtatc gattgccacc agggtatcgc
    56641 ccacagcctg ccacccaact atttggaaac atacgaaaag gtgactgctg cattggaaga
    56701 tgaagttgtg caggagcacg ctgccgcggg tgacgacatc cgcgatttcc tgaacaacag
    56761 ctcgaattga tgtgggggca gagatgttag agttacttgg aaccatcggt ggcaacgtcc
    56821 tgagcttgcc cggcatactc ggtctggcgt tgggcatgat gacccgcaag ctgtggctgg
    56881 gcgcggcatt gggcggcgca gtcggtgtat tcgagacgct ggttttcgca ggcttccggt
    56941 ttgcgcatgt agagccactg gaactgatca tcgctattgt ggttggcgtc tgtgcaggaa
    57001 gcctcggcac tgtcattcgc atcaagggcg caacagcctg aaacacggcc ggtttcaccg
    57061 tttcggtgga accggctagt tacatcggac cgagcagtgt cgtcaccaag tcaatgactg
    57121 ttttcatgtg atttcacgcc cgcgatcacc aattccgcat ctccgggcaa ggatcgaaag
    57181 gctgcgggca atgtgcgatc ggtgatgagc acatcctttt ccgccaaccc gggcaggcgc
    57241 aaagccgggc tggtctgggc ctcgttgaat tttgttgaat caaccgccat gaaggtctgg
    57301 tcagcaatat cagacatcgc gcgggccata tcagcctcgc attgatcata gaccatgaag
    57361 cccttgctgg gatgcaccag tgacgccgac aaaatggccg tccgggccga gaaccctgca
    57421 atgacgtcat aggcggcgcg gtcgaaagcg gcgccgtcgt ggttgcgcaa ctgcgttccc
    57481 gccatgaaga ccctgttgcc ctcttccatc gacaacgtgg cggcgatgaa ggccgagttt
    57541 gtcaccaccg tgaggttttt gcgcgtgcga agtgcctgag caatgaagcc cgaggtcgaa
    57601 cccgtgtcga tggcaatggc cgaaccgtcc ggtatccgcc ccgcaacggc gtcggcaatc
    57661 gcgactttgg cggcacggtt ctgcgccatg cgggccagaa acggaggatc cagcacattt
    57721 tgagtgctga ccaatgcacc atgcaccttg gacaggctgc ccttggcgac catcggcttc
    57781 acgattcgcc ttacggtctg gtccgacact ttgagaatgc gcgccaattc catgaccgaa
    57841 attcgcccat gcaggtttac cgtgctgaga atgtcttgct cgtatttcga catgaagcgc
    57901 cgcgatattt gttgatttca tcaggttact tgcaaggttg acgctgttca agcgacttac
    57961 ttcaacactt ttcaaacatt tttgttgctt tttgttgttt tgcgcctttt gatgacgaca
    58021 tgtcatttga aatgggtgga cgcatgacaa cgcattcggt cagacatctc atcattggcg
    58081 ggggcatcat cggatgctcc atcgcgtatc acctcgcacg gtccggtgag acggatgttg
    58141 ttcttctgga aagggcgtcc ctgaccgagg gggccacctg gcatgcggcg gggcttgtcg
    58201 ggcagttgcg gtcatcgcgc aacacgacgc ggatgctgaa acggtccgtg gcgctgtatg
    58261 atcgtctggc cgaagaaacc gggatggaat tcgactggaa gaaagtcgga agcctgcgcc
    58321 tggcggcaag caaagagcgg cttctggaag caaaacgcct ggcgacaatg gcccgcagct
    58381 ttgatctgga gatggaaata atctcggccg ccgaagccaa ggcgcttttc ccctatgtcg
    58441 acgcgaaagg gttagagggc gcggctttta tcccgtcgga cggtcatgtc gatcccgcag
    58501 gcttgtgtca ggcaatcgca tccggcgccc ggatgcacgg tgcccggatc cgccaatccg
    58561 tagaggtcac cgattttgag atccataacg atcgcatcac caaagtgatg acatcggaag
    58621 gggactatga agcggacacc gtcgttctgg ccgccggaat gtggagccgc gaactggccg
    58681 cgaaactcgg ggtcgttgtc ccagcctgcg ctgtcgagca tcaatacatc gtaactgaac
    58741 ccctgcccga ccccgatctt gtaaaacgct tgccaaccct gcgggatccc gagcggctgg
    58801 tgtattacaa accggatgca ggcgggaggc ttgtgatcgg cgggtacgag gacaacacgc
    58861 tgccattcgg cgacaggggt attccgggcg cgtttgtccg gcagcttttg ccggacaacc
    58921 tggagcggtt tgcccccctt gccgaactgg caggtcaggt tacgccggtc gtcaacacgg
    58981 ttggaatccg gcaggtgatc aacggcccca tcccttattc cgcggatggc gattttgtca
    59041 tgggatgggc gcctgaactg cgaaacctga tgctggcgac cggatttctg tacggcatcg
    59101 cggcaggtgg tggcgcagga gagatgatcg ccgagtggat tgtcgaaggc cgcccgagcc
    59161 ttgatctgtg gcctctggac gtgcgccggt tcagcccgca tcacgccacg cgcgccttca
    59221 tgtatcctcg cgcggtcgag cattacgcgc atcactacaa gatgcgatat ccggggcagg
    59281 aggcggaaac ggccagaaac ctgcgcctgt cgcccctgca tgagcggctg aaacaacatg
    59341 gcgcggtgtt cgggtcaaaa aatggctggg agcgaccgct ctggttcgct ccggccggtg
    59401 tagagccggt ggatcagttg gatttcctgt cgccgggttg gaaaacctat gccgaacagg
    59461 aacataaggc cgcgcgcgac ggggtcgttc tgatcgatca aaccagtttc tcaaagttcg
    59521 aactgatcgg ccccggcgca ctggaagccc ttcaaaacct tgccgtttca aatatggaca
    59581 agccggatgg cacggtgatc tacacccaat tgtgcaatga tcgcgggggc gttgaagccg
    59641 atatcaccgt cacccgattg gggcgggacc atttttacat cgtcaccggg tccggattcg
    59701 gcgtgcatga cgcggattgg atccgacgtc acctgccccg cgatgggcgc gcgcagctga
    59761 tcgaaatgac gtcggcacgc gccgtcatca acatttgcgg ccccaaggca cgggatgtga
    59821 tgcaggccat cgcggaagaa gacgtctcga accatgcgtt tccctttgca acggcccgag
    59881 agatcacctt gggaacggca aaggttcgcg cgatccgaat aggttacatc ggagagctgg
    59941 gatgggagtt acatatcccg accgagttcg ccctgcatgt ctatgacttg ctttggcagg
    60001 ccggtcagag ccatggcatc cgcgacatcg gctaccgcac gatcgagtcc ttgcggctgg
    60061 aaaaaggcta tctttactgg agcgccgacg tcactcccga ctattcacca atcgaagcgg
    60121 gccttggcgc gcgggtccat ctgaaatcca aacagggctt catcgggcgc ccggtgctgg
    60181 aggcgcagaa agcgaccggc cccgagcggc agctctgtac gttcatcacc gatgagcggc
    60241 tgccgatcac cggaggggag accatattgc attccggcaa aacagtctcg ctggcatgca
    60301 gcggtggcta tgggtttacc gtcggcaaga gtatcctcta cggttatctg cctgcgggac
    60361 tggctggtgg gtcagatttc gaagtggagg tgttcggcga acgccacgct atccgccgcg
    60421 tggacgggcc gctttacgac ccggcaaaca gccggttgaa agcctgaggg agagagcgat
    60481 gcagaatgaa ccaacaaatg agattattca ggcccttcgc aacgtggcgg ggttcgaaac
    60541 ccttgccgag gcggacattc acacccagcg gctgggcggg ttgaccaatc tggtctatcg
    60601 cgtcgaaggc gggccaagga cggtgatcgt gcgcatcccc ggtgaaggca ccgaagccta
    60661 tatcgaccgc gcagttgaaa tccacaacgc gcaggtggcg gcaaaaaccg gggtcggccc
    60721 cgaagttctg tgggcagacg cggcatccgg cgtgatgatc agtgattgcg tacccgacat
    60781 cgtcacgatg acacccgaga tgtttgcgac gcgtcccggg tctgccgccc gtgcgggtaa
    60841 ggcgctgagg cagcttcatg atgcccccga gccgttcaag tttcggttcg agctgttttc
    60901 gatgatcaac gactacatga aggtgcttgc ggacaaaaac gctaccctgc cagagggtta
    60961 cgcggacgtc gtggccgagg cggccccgat ccgcgaggta ctgcgggaca aacccgggac
    61021 attggtcccg agccactgcg accctctgtg cgagaatttt ctggatgacg gccagcgcat
    61081 gtggatcgtg gattacgagt attcaggcat gaacgatgcc ctttgggatc tgggtgatct
    61141 gtcggtcgaa gccgggctga acgacgaaca ggaacaggaa atgttgaccg cctatttcgg
    61201 aaacccgccg agcgaggctc agatcgggcg catggtgatc tataaagcca tgtgcgacct
    61261 gctgtggacg ctgtggggat tgatccagca tgcggatgaa aaccccgccg aagacttctg
    61321 ggcctatgcc accaaccggt tcgagcggtg caagtccctg atgctggctc cgtcctttgc
    61381 ggcccatgtg aaagccgtgg ccgaggaata gggtttcatc cacggccgga tccgccctgg
    61441 ataccggatg ttttctgcct cgtctcagat ctttgagccg ctttccatgg agccgggatg
    61501 cccgggcaga acgggccggg caaaatacgg gatgcgcctg gagcttagat gtttccattc
    61561 gaagcacgtt cgggcgtcgg cttcttgctg gtgctcgggt tgagtctgcc tttctgcccg
    61621 gtatctcatg tcggccacgg cacttttgca cgtctgtcag ccttgacgtg acgtcag
//
