# Supplementary material for: Decoding coral resistance to eutrophication through the association of hyper‑efficient denitrifiers as key microbial allies
Source: Nat Commun. 2026 May 19;17:3938. doi: 10.1038/s41467-026-72571-w (PMC13187470; doi:10.1038/s41467-026-72571-w)
Supplement: Supplementary file 21 — Source Data [file 41467_2026_72571_MOESM21_ESM.zip › Source Data/FigureS6/AN11_denitrification.gbk]

LOCUS       AN11_2                 61677 bp    DNA              UNK 01-JAN-1980
DEFINITION  Genus species strain strain.
ACCESSION   Plasmid
VERSION     Plasmid
KEYWORDS    .
SOURCE      .
  ORGANISM  .
            .
FEATURES             Location/Qualifiers
     CDS             301..1083
                     /gene="nadX"
                     /locus_tag="AN11_04769"
                     /EC_number="1.4.1.21"
                     /inference="ab initio prediction:Prodigal:002006"
                     /inference="similar to AA sequence:UniProtKB:Q9X1X6"
                     /codon_start=1
                     /transl_table=11
                     /product="L-aspartate dehydrogenase"
                     /db_xref="COG:COG1712"
                     /translation="MKIGIIGEGAIGRYVAQHLLEKGEGPDAILVSPGRRLDGKEAGPS
                     RVSCVSDLPGGIDLMVDCAGHAGLKAHGAAILERGIDLVTLSVGALADPDLEQALALAA
                     RNGHSHLRLASGAIGALDCLSAARVGGLTEVIYRGSKPPAGWRGSAAEEQLKLDDLKSA
                     AVHFCGTARQAAVAYPKNANVAAAIALAGLGFDETRVELIADPAVNANIHEIEARGSFG
                     TFTFRIEGKALPDNPRSSALAAMSAIAAIERQPAAISI"
     gene            301..1083
                     /locus_tag="AN11_04769"
                     /gene="nadX"
     CDS             1093..2037
                     /gene="gbpR_2"
                     /locus_tag="AN11_04770"
                     /inference="ab initio prediction:Prodigal:002006"
                     /inference="similar to AA sequence:UniProtKB:P52661"
                     /codon_start=1
                     /transl_table=11
                     /product="HTH-type transcriptional regulator GbpR"
                     /translation="MVAHHTRIVERALTRLKLRQLRLLVAVGQHGSIQNAARDLGISQP
                     AATKMIQDLELDFEVKLFERTNRGVVPTVFGEALIRHGKLIFAQVSNAAQELDDLNEGN
                     SGRVVVGTLLAASPTLLPRAVERLLKDRPKVAVKIVEGTNEVLMPALLSGEIDMVVGRL
                     PSHRHRARITQEKFFDERVLAVTGTQHPLVGKPNITFEELRRFGWILPPVETTLRRQTD
                     QYFVRQDQYQPGVSIESVSYLANRSLLRSHDFVGLMPAHVASLDIDRGLLACLDWAVPF
                     GAGPVGVSHRGENSLSPASSTFLDALRAAAGDI"
     gene            1093..2037
                     /locus_tag="AN11_04770"
                     /gene="gbpR_2"
     CDS             2148..3584
                     /gene="araE"
                     /locus_tag="AN11_04771"
                     /EC_number="1.2.1.26"
                     /inference="ab initio prediction:Prodigal:002006"
                     /inference="similar to AA sequence:UniProtKB:Q1JUP4"
                     /codon_start=1
                     /transl_table=11
                     /product="Alpha-ketoglutaric semialdehyde dehydrogenase 1"
                     /translation="MSTYPDLKLYIGGEWRKAADDIPVLNPATEEEIGRLPKAGRSDLD
                     DALAAAEAGFRVWRRTAPRDRADIMIKAAALMRDRQEEIARSITAEHGKPLAQARLEVI
                     RGCEFFEWDAGEAMRTYGRVIPSAPGVRYVVHHQPIGVVLGLSPWNFPMSQPARKIAGA
                     LASGCSIILKAAEETPAGAMHIARAFHDAGLPPGVLNLVFGEPADISSHLIRQDPVRLV
                     AFTGSTAVGRHLTTLASENMTRVLMELGGHAPVIVCEDTDVEKAALSGAVRKYRNAGQV
                     CTSPTRFFVHESIYKPFLDTFTKRAAATVVGNGVEEGIEMGPLANDRRVPALSELVEDA
                     RDAGATICTGGGRIGAKGYFFAPTVLTNVPDDARVMQEEPFGPLAVINPVASLDEAIAK
                     ANATPFGLAAYGFSNRADYIDRMTDEVEAGNLSFNTLEASLPETPFGGVKSSGYGREGG
                     TEGLENYMIVKNISHSTQIV"
     gene            2148..3584
                     /locus_tag="AN11_04771"
                     /gene="araE"
     CDS             complement(3891..4718)
                     /gene="gcvA_17"
                     /locus_tag="AN11_04772"
                     /inference="ab initio prediction:Prodigal:002006"
                     /inference="similar to AA sequence:UniProtKB:P0A9F6"
                     /codon_start=1
                     /transl_table=11
                     /product="Glycine cleavage system transcriptional
                     activator"
                     /translation="MSFTAAAKELGITQTALSLHVRSLEAQLGCKLFFRAARNLSLTEV
                     GQAYAYSVRRALSDITVSTASLFGSGSAQVLTVRAPISTATLWLAHRLPEFTRSQPDVS
                     IRLVSNIWADSAGRENVDVELRVGVGDWPDARTRKISTERIVPVAADSASGQSIPVAEL
                     RKQPLVQILGFQDMGQKYFEALGIAYSEPLSPYSVDTTVAAMGVVAAGGGYAMVLERFA
                     QTAIESGQAIAIVGDAVPINQSHFLVETSGTGANEPVKQLFETWLEQEFSEHQ"
     gene            complement(3891..4718)
                     /locus_tag="AN11_04772"
                     /gene="gcvA_17"
     CDS             4910..5875
                     /gene="Hgd"
                     /locus_tag="AN11_04773"
                     /EC_number="1.1.1.291"
                     /inference="ab initio prediction:Prodigal:002006"
                     /inference="similar to AA sequence:UniProtKB:Q0QLF5"
                     /codon_start=1
                     /transl_table=11
                     /product="2-(hydroxymethyl)glutarate dehydrogenase"
                     /translation="MKVGFIGLGNVGGKLSGSLLRNGMDLTVHDLNEELVDAFVARGAK
                     KAEGPAQLMRDCDAVITCLPSPAASDAVMQQMLPEVTDGKIWMEMSTTDEAEVKRLGAM
                     VMERGGAAVDCPVSGGCHRAATGNISIFAGCDRATFERIAPFLKTMGRRILHTGELGSA
                     SVLKVLTNYLATANLVTCCEALVTAKAAGMDLNTTYEAIKISSGTSFVHETESQVILNG
                     SRDISFTMDLVKKDVSLFQQVADRHNVPLEISPMLVQIFEDGIERFGERELSPNIIRRL
                     EEVTGLEILAPGFPPEMEDDEPEEPGYEVIPQGKALKAAE"
     gene            4910..5875
                     /locus_tag="AN11_04773"
                     /gene="Hgd"
     CDS             5984..7021
                     /locus_tag="AN11_04774"
                     /inference="ab initio prediction:Prodigal:002006"
                     /codon_start=1
                     /transl_table=11
                     /product="hypothetical protein"
                     /translation="MTTADTNPTENAAHRPEPGPMSREWHWHPELPVNHAPYWHWPPKP
                     RVLAKWLWQNYLQVSDRSIYLALSFVVAFWMQPVGPEQMQFAFGWMSWVFIRNWALLII
                     VAGGLHFWFYGIDGQGKLLKYDPRPYMKRKNALYKFGYQTWDNMYYSLVYGATILSALE
                     CFLRWMYANGYVATLSFDAHPVWFILLFPILAIWQSFHFYMVHLFLHQPFIYRHVHAVH
                     HRNVNTGPWSGMSMHPVEALGYLSAILIVLVLPSHPVHMIFLGFWLMLGAASSHSGYEA
                     IWAHDRKALLIGAFFHQLHHRYYECNYGNAEMPWDKWFGTYHDGSEEATVRTRNRKREM
                     HASGK"
     gene            5984..7021
                     /locus_tag="AN11_04774"
     CDS             7226..7873
                     /locus_tag="AN11_04775"
                     /inference="ab initio prediction:Prodigal:002006"
                     /codon_start=1
                     /transl_table=11
                     /product="hypothetical protein"
                     /translation="MSRILHLYDVAEDTERDLSAQEAVRLAQKDKSLILISGVRDMSPR
                     TFHLIASSVARRKLERAQERIDAMIDAYLDTDAFDQVEAKIDEDNARLRAEFLSDFEVL
                     TSAQIHAMSGSTSRNKSATANDWKKAGKIFSVKLQGKDLYPAFQFNADGRPYATLVDVL
                     AALPQDLTPWQTAFWLVAPQNALDGARPIDLVQAGDARVADAAARAFKTPAG"
     gene            7226..7873
                     /locus_tag="AN11_04775"
     CDS             7880..8497
                     /locus_tag="AN11_04776"
                     /inference="ab initio prediction:Prodigal:002006"
                     /codon_start=1
                     /transl_table=11
                     /product="hypothetical protein"
                     /translation="MILPNSAGQHPYFALESGREVFRLHRDVLDGDQFNPGYGTSRFAP
                     FQDLEGKIVPTLYSATTFDGAAYETLFRERPAKYQTFPRNRLDDYAASRLTTRRELQLV
                     RLFTPELAAWDIAEADLLTYDESNYPTCRELAALIWKDNPAADGMIWSSVRDSSALAMM
                     LFEDRVTPGALTVTETRYVQRDADLLDQLRTTARRAGITISR"
     gene            7880..8497
                     /locus_tag="AN11_04776"
     CDS             complement(8494..8835)
                     /locus_tag="AN11_04777"
                     /inference="ab initio prediction:Prodigal:002006"
                     /codon_start=1
                     /transl_table=11
                     /product="hypothetical protein"
                     /translation="MDWNDFMAAIEADIATYSKEVPETVKGFGIMGKAAKSNGALSEKT
                     KEFMALGIAIATRCDSCIGFHVRSLVRLGASREELCEALAMATYMGGGPSYAYSAKALK
                     AFDTFSKQA"
     gene            complement(8494..8835)
                     /locus_tag="AN11_04777"
     CDS             complement(8847..9608)
                     /gene="glnP"
                     /locus_tag="AN11_04778"
                     /inference="ab initio prediction:Prodigal:002006"
                     /inference="similar to AA sequence:UniProtKB:P0AEQ6"
                     /codon_start=1
                     /transl_table=11
                     /product="Glutamine transport system permease protein GlnP"
                     /db_xref="COG:COG0765"
                     /translation="MIRNLLLLLSFLALAACSSSSTWGWYVINPMTEAGWINVKFLISG
                     MGDTILISVIAAVISIVLGLIVALPGLAKSRGWRLVNRIYVELIRSIPLLPMLFWVFYG
                     LPIVFREMGLNIPIDPFWGAIITLALSDSAFTAEIYRAGIQSIAKGQTEAAQTIGLNYL
                     QTMRYVILPQAIRRILPPLANQFIYIVKMSAFASVIGMQELTRRANELVVTEYRPLEIY
                     SLLILEYLILVLIISAGVRWLERRMGSDERG"
     gene            complement(8847..9608)
                     /locus_tag="AN11_04778"
                     /gene="glnP"
     CDS             complement(9623..10363)
                     /gene="glnQ_3"
                     /locus_tag="AN11_04779"
                     /inference="ab initio prediction:Prodigal:002006"
                     /inference="similar to AA sequence:UniProtKB:P27675"
                     /codon_start=1
                     /transl_table=11
                     /product="Glutamine transport ATP-binding protein GlnQ"
                     /translation="MSETAIELVNVNKWYGDFHVLKDINLGIKSGEKVVICGPSGSGKS
                     TVVRCINRLEEHQKGTIRVDGIELTNDPKSVTAIRSEVGMVFQQFNLFPHLSVLENLTL
                     GPIKSRGMSRADAEARARHYLERVHIPDQAEKRPGQLSGGQQQRVAIARSLCMEPRVLL
                     FDEPTSALDPEMISEVLDVMVELAQEGMTMVVVTHEMGFARKVADNMVFMDAGQIVEQG
                     NPEEFFGAPRSERCQKFLSQILQH"
     gene            complement(9623..10363)
                     /locus_tag="AN11_04779"
                     /gene="glnQ_3"
     CDS             10502..11272
                     /gene="pheC"
                     /locus_tag="AN11_04780"
                     /inference="ab initio prediction:Prodigal:002006"
                     /inference="similar to AA sequence:UniProtKB:Q01269"
                     /codon_start=1
                     /transl_table=11
                     /product="Cyclohexadienyl dehydratase"
                     /translation="MKNLLRTAAAAAIGLALAGAAQAQSALNEILDGGVLKVGTTGDWN
                     PMTLRDPATNSYKGYDIDIMTELANDLGVEVEFVPTDWKTLVNGVVSGKYHMTGSASIS
                     PPRMKVAGFSESYISVELYPFTTKDKADRFNGYDSINQPDVKVATTLGTTFEKRAREWF
                     PNADIKVVEAPARGFQEVLAGRADVFITSNIEGATLEAKFPVVPVAGAEARSPSPIAML
                     LPQDDQVWINYVNNWIKVKKAQGFFEANKEKWGL"
     gene            10502..11272
                     /locus_tag="AN11_04780"
                     /gene="pheC"
     CDS             complement(11315..11917)
                     /locus_tag="AN11_04781"
                     /inference="ab initio prediction:Prodigal:002006"
                     /codon_start=1
                     /transl_table=11
                     /product="hypothetical protein"
                     /translation="MEGSAPIEGEKPRLDQVIGAAVKAHRVLAGLTIAELSARANVSPA
                     MISKIERGQVSASLSSLEALAKATGVPLINFFAGTAEVTDVSFVAAGEGMTVQRMGSDF
                     GHAFKLIGRAEASHVSFESFLVTLEGPLPPGPLYQHEGAEFVHVTEGEMIFRCGEGLYH
                     MRPGDSLSYDSSTTHGAVELKTDKVSFISLLAKALPG"
     gene            complement(11315..11917)
                     /locus_tag="AN11_04781"
     CDS             11978..12724
                     /gene="crnA"
                     /locus_tag="AN11_04782"
                     /EC_number="3.5.2.10"
                     /inference="ab initio prediction:Prodigal:002006"
                     /inference="similar to AA sequence:UniProtKB:P83772"
                     /codon_start=1
                     /transl_table=11
                     /product="Creatinine amidohydrolase"
                     /translation="MQLEHMTWYEVDDRLGSGCAVMLPIGSTEQHGPIGRIGTDTICAG
                     AVALRAADLCDAIVAPALAYTPAPFNAAFPGTVSVTPDVFTLYAREIIEGLLAQGFSGV
                     FIVNGHGANIAPLQAISADLPPNALIIRSWWEPEPVNALRRTLYGEWEGMHATPSEVAI
                     TQSLLGAISDERADEPPQKLTPQYLRDHSGDRHGPPDEHRAEFPDGRVGSHSALATPTD
                     GARLLEMAAQAISREFLDFQKARKQS"
     gene            11978..12724
                     /locus_tag="AN11_04782"
                     /gene="crnA"
     CDS             12827..13429
                     /locus_tag="AN11_04783"
                     /inference="ab initio prediction:Prodigal:002006"
                     /codon_start=1
                     /transl_table=11
                     /product="hypothetical protein"
                     /translation="MQAPTTRAKTKGQPTELGQAIRRRRKAMGLTLDQVAKKADLTTGF
                     LSQVERGLSSPSLTSLMAIAAALQTTIEQLLSVPQVFSEFVAKDSRQTYSLGLRGRFYE
                     KLGPGFLGALFHPQIVHRPPGHISERMCHSGEAFCYLQAGQLEYHLGDRVFIMSPGDVV
                     HHDTSTPHYSVVLGETEAVELWVTTSPIKDSAPPDSG"
     gene            12827..13429
                     /locus_tag="AN11_04783"
     CDS             13564..15147
                     /gene="hbpA"
                     /locus_tag="AN11_04784"
                     /inference="ab initio prediction:Prodigal:002006"
                     /inference="similar to AA sequence:UniProtKB:P33950"
                     /codon_start=1
                     /transl_table=11
                     /product="Heme-binding protein A"
                     /db_xref="COG:COG0747"
                     /translation="MKLKTLLGATVAATLALPVLAQERGGTLNFARYDGSRLIDPIYAD
                     RNPDIWMVGSLFDTLLRSSPDGNSVEPGLAEDYAVSEDGKTVSLTPREGIQFADGSPMS
                     GADVVFSLDRARNPDLSPWAGLLGSIDAVSADGNAITIALKDPDPTLLSMLAIFNTAIV
                     SKAAFDAAAGETDQDKSAAIFAATSAGVGSGPFYLCGFEQGASMDFCANEHYWRMAADG
                     KALPYLDGVHFEIVPDDATRILRLQAGEVDAAEFIPFSRVAELEADPNINMQLYPSTRI
                     IYSPINTHETRADGSPNPLADPRVRQALNYGTNKDALIGVVLHGAGQPMSSPLMAKATQ
                     YAADLSPLYSYDLEKAKGLIADAGVADGTQVTLTTLAGSADDATIFAALQQMWGELGID
                     LVVEQVDGATRGAKNRSGEFDIHTYGWVNDVNDPSQVVGWLGYTPTAKAVGTGWENAEF
                     NTLFEEAAKDMDPDSRKAKFDRMQALYAEAAPLLFMYETPFAVALGTAVEGYVQTPLGN
                     NIFDEATVSR"
     gene            13564..15147
                     /locus_tag="AN11_04784"
                     /gene="hbpA"
     CDS             15204..16145
                     /gene="gsiC_6"
                     /locus_tag="AN11_04785"
                     /inference="ab initio prediction:Prodigal:002006"
                     /inference="similar to AA sequence:UniProtKB:P75798"
                     /codon_start=1
                     /transl_table=11
                     /product="Glutathione transport system permease protein
                     GsiC"
                     /db_xref="COG:COG0601"
                     /translation="MSSLSYIFKRLLLMIPTFFLVMIIIFMLVRLLPGDPAIAMAGDRA
                     SDADIAAIRERLGLTEPMPVQFWLFLTNTLQGDLGRSILMRTDVVGVIADRLPITVFLT
                     IYSVVLSLIIAGPLAFVAALNRGRWPDAVIRTVFQIGLSMPVFYIGLVLLTFLAAQLRL
                     FPVGGYGDTFGERLYHLFLPSVTVALYTSAMIMRNLRSAIIEVLDAEYVQFARAKGLPP
                     RLILGRHVLRNALISTVTLLGLSIGNLMSGTLVTETVFAVPGMGRLMLEAIFARDYPLI
                     QGLTLTFALLVSLVFLMTDLFQSRLDPRMRLQ"
     gene            15204..16145
                     /locus_tag="AN11_04785"
                     /gene="gsiC_6"
     CDS             16142..17989
                     /gene="btuD_8"
                     /locus_tag="AN11_04786"
                     /EC_number="7.6.2.8"
                     /inference="ab initio prediction:Prodigal:002006"
                     /inference="protein motif:HAMAP:MF_01005"
                     /codon_start=1
                     /transl_table=11
                     /product="Vitamin B12 import ATP-binding protein BtuD"
                     /translation="MSDVPFTADRPSLARAALRKPGFVAGLLIIGLSTLLAIFPGAFAP
                     YDPNAIDYLAVRQPPSWEHPFGTDLLGRDSLSRVIWAYQVNMQMAIFGTVFALVTGVII
                     GALVGYYRSIADLIFGRIVDAVITFPFLVLVIAVVAVLGPGLINMYIAISVVYWVYYAR
                     LMRAEVIAQMGNDYAAAGVVMGYSDRRIIFRHLLPNAITPVIVYWMTDMALVILLGSSL
                     GYLGLGAQPPQAEWGVLIAEGRNFISTAWWLSLMPGLAIVLTGLGFSLLGDGLADLLRP
                     RGKEMTERTPILEVQGLNTTFHRNGRELPALRDVSFSVARGEVLGLVGESSSGKSVTLR
                     SIIGLARRYGDVSGQVRWQGRDLVPLPDRALRQVQGREIAMIFQEPMTSLNPLLTVGLQ
                     LEETLRAHTDLSGKARRDRAVEMLDLVGIPSAAQRLRDYPHQFSGGMRQRVMIAIALAA
                     NPRLLLADEPTTALDVTIQAQILDLILRLADEMEMGVVLVTHDLGVVAQTCDNVAVIYA
                     GRIVEQGPVRDVLREPRHPYTVGLMRSVPENLTPRTPLYSVPGVPPSLDALPQGCAFAP
                     RCEACIQPCQQDRPVLSVIADSRQVACFNPVTKAEGNAA"
     gene            16142..17989
                     /locus_tag="AN11_04786"
                     /gene="btuD_8"
     CDS             17986..18981
                     /gene="oppF_2"
                     /locus_tag="AN11_04787"
                     /inference="ab initio prediction:Prodigal:002006"
                     /inference="similar to AA sequence:UniProtKB:P24137"
                     /codon_start=1
                     /transl_table=11
                     /product="Oligopeptide transport ATP-binding protein OppF"
                     /db_xref="COG:COG4608"
                     /translation="MNNAVIEIRDLHQRFALGRSLSDLATGRPGRVVRALNGVSLDLIR
                     GETLGVVGESGCGKSTLARCIVRLHSPSDGTIRFEGQDIFEDAGGDRSYNRRVQMMFQD
                     PYSSLNPRMTTGQILSEALAVHDMRTKANIPARVAELLDLVRLPQDAQHKLPHEFSGGQ
                     RQRIAIARALAVEPEVLIADELVSALDVSVQAQVVNLLLDLQQKLGLTILFVAHDLRLV
                     RHVSNRVAVIYLGRIVEIGDSETLFSAPAHPYRQALLSAAPSLNPDDRGKAIPLEGELP
                     SPLNMPSGCPFHVRCRHASEICRTDTPALMPFENRGRVACHHVKEINAHA"
     gene            17986..18981
                     /locus_tag="AN11_04787"
                     /gene="oppF_2"
     CDS             18974..20764
                     /locus_tag="AN11_04788"
                     /inference="ab initio prediction:Prodigal:002006"
                     /codon_start=1
                     /transl_table=11
                     /product="hypothetical protein"
                     /translation="MPDRARIVLALRDEMRTRGLNAFVLPRYDAHQAEYVAPHDERLAY
                     VTGFTGTAGLAIVTGDTVAMFVDGRYVVQAANQCPEPLFSHHHLHDEPPEFWLATVAEQ
                     GWSVGFDAMHLPPVLHDRFTDALNGSRARFVAVEDNPVDAIWPNQPAPPNGIISAFPTQ
                     FTGVGADEKISQLVATLQSGEVDLLVETQPDNIAWLLNVRGSDVAYCPVPQSFLLARSS
                     GQVDWFVETKKFSPEICDHLPDTVTLHPPAAFLPTLSELSGRGACVQYDAEFSPAAVRL
                     ALDRSSAQGRAASSPLTLSKARKNPTEIEGLRACHVEDAIAWTEFCGWLHAEVPARASL
                     NRQVTEREAKDKIQSCRRDRAGHLEESFNTISAAGANAAMCHYATIPEDAATIDPEGTY
                     LLDSGGQYETGTTDATRSFAFGKVRPDGYDRAYTAVFKAFHALATLRFPPGTQGHHIDA
                     ICRRPLWDLGLDYDHGTGHGIGHRLSVHEHPQRIGKPYNPVDLVPGMILSIEPGYYEMG
                     RFGIRIENLFEIVEEDDGFMVFSNLTWIPIQTDMLLTDKLSQAERSWLNAYNAEVLRRI
                     SSQQSPAGRAWAERACAAIA"
     gene            18974..20764
                     /locus_tag="AN11_04788"
     CDS             complement(20918..21610)
                     /gene="fixK_2"
                     /locus_tag="AN11_04789"
                     /inference="ab initio prediction:Prodigal:002006"
                     /inference="similar to AA sequence:UniProtKB:P26488"
                     /codon_start=1
                     /transl_table=11
                     /product="Nitrogen fixation regulation protein FixK"
                     /db_xref="COG:COG0664"
                     /translation="MAHEAEKAVARQSLLLRSLPEQHVDTLLSQAIWREYDRGETIFLQ
                     EETAQAVHVVLAGWIKLFRMSPSGAEAVVSVFTKGESFGEAVALRNMPYPVSAEAVSRC
                     QVMHIPIPVLISLMKEDPEIGISILAATFTHLHSLVAQLEQLKAQTGAQRVAKFLLGLC
                     DRDSGACEVVLPYDKMLIAGRLGMKPESLSRAFSRLKATGVVIDRNHARISDVTSLLEY
                     AESDPMDK"
     gene            complement(20918..21610)
                     /locus_tag="AN11_04789"
                     /gene="fixK_2"
     CDS             21790..23013
                     /gene="hemA_3"
                     /locus_tag="AN11_04790"
                     /EC_number="2.3.1.37"
                     /inference="ab initio prediction:Prodigal:002006"
                     /inference="similar to AA sequence:UniProtKB:P18079"
                     /codon_start=1
                     /transl_table=11
                     /product="5-aminolevulinate synthase"
                     /db_xref="COG:COG0156"
                     /translation="MDYERFFSQSLDALRDEGNYRVFIDLQRHRGAFPNARQTDGDIQR
                     DVRIWCSNDYLGMGQHPDVINAMQNALNRCGAGAGGTRNISGTTHDHVLLEAELADLHG
                     KEAALLFTSGYVSNWAALGTLAAKIPGLIVFSDALNHASMIEGIRHSRAQKVIWQHNDL
                     ADLEAKLAAADPDAPKMIAFESVYSMDGDIAPIKEICDLADKYGAMTYLDEVHAVGLYG
                     PRGGGIAEREGLMDRLTVIEGTLGKAFGVVGGYIAASVALCDFVRSFASGFIFTTALPP
                     AIAAGAAASIRHLKQSNAERGLQKARVEQVRARLDAEGIPHLPNPSHIIPVMVGDPVKC
                     KFISDTLLEEFGIYIQPINYPTVPKGTERLRITPSPVHTDADIDHLVGALSALWQRCQI
                     ARRPMAAQ"
     gene            21790..23013
                     /locus_tag="AN11_04790"
                     /gene="hemA_3"
     CDS             complement(23066..23353)
                     /locus_tag="AN11_04791"
                     /inference="ab initio prediction:Prodigal:002006"
                     /codon_start=1
                     /transl_table=11
                     /product="hypothetical protein"
                     /translation="MAASSSFPKYSRRRLPNPLTKAWLGLLALSLASALLTLLPAAPAT
                     IGGGILLLALLKARLILARYLDLTDSPGWLRGFTMVLTGFSVTVFGLYLV"
     gene            complement(23066..23353)
                     /locus_tag="AN11_04791"
     CDS             complement(23359..23907)
                     /gene="ctaE_2"
                     /locus_tag="AN11_04792"
                     /EC_number="1.9.3.1"
                     /inference="ab initio prediction:Prodigal:002006"
                     /inference="similar to AA sequence:UniProtKB:Q9AEL8"
                     /codon_start=1
                     /transl_table=11
                     /product="Cytochrome c oxidase subunit 3"
                     /db_xref="COG:COG1845"
                     /translation="MSDTTLIDELPGELLMWVLIISELLVFGAGLIAFMGVRLTDPAGF
                     AEAQSHLHRTGAALNTIVLVTSGYLAAQALRWRRDARRNTARLALLGASLLGLVFLVIK
                     GVEYAGKAAQGISYETHPFFLFYYLLTGFHAAHVLAGAFILLLVAWRDEPRNVEAGAQF
                     WHMVDLVWIMLFPVIYLLG"
     gene            complement(23359..23907)
                     /locus_tag="AN11_04792"
                     /gene="ctaE_2"
     CDS             complement(23904..25826)
                     /locus_tag="AN11_04793"
                     /inference="ab initio prediction:Prodigal:002006"
                     /codon_start=1
                     /transl_table=11
                     /product="hypothetical protein"
                     /translation="MVRIEFEPWEPEETIGKLWHTLASRLDAPEVHVGAAVDLSEVAGR
                     LAVLFRGLGGSPGVELRPVSPEVSRHRLGWRRRLATETELMPRASFDGEVLRLPDRLAV
                     FPAREANGALYVWLAATAAHAATRIDEDDPLRGDLRALVAARHMVEATLENAPGLRPLY
                     AELCKGVLYQRNIPGLPPLEAAVEEVVRNMLGDPTPLSPQAQELLALSDDLTAPRGYQH
                     FRPVPLWPELRAVGFSEHNEVENPDTEGPPEESGEKTHRARRRKSDQASRSDSFILHKF
                     EAILSWAEFLNINRRIDDDDPDNAKKAADDQEEIGLGQISKAPPTKLKLHLDLAPEDVN
                     RERLSGRTLYPEWDVRTGQYLPDHVNVLLSDADIREDAAEFGKDPATARRIRAVKRQFE
                     ALRPGRVMTRGHLDGDQLDIEAAVRAATDRLASGESNERVWMQSRPEARDLAVSILLDV
                     SRSTESAVAGRAVIDIEREALAALAWGLNACGDDFAIHAFSSLKRERVYVQRCKRFDEP
                     MGPKVEQRIASLRPGHYTRLGAAIRHCSADLAAQSRKRRLLLVITDGKPNDLDHYEGRH
                     GIEDTCMAVREARRAGHSVFGVTIDKTGKSWFPRMFGQGGFAVIPDPHRLTMALPQIYR
                     QLVGA"
     gene            complement(23904..25826)
                     /locus_tag="AN11_04793"
     CDS             complement(25836..26645)
                     /gene="nirQ"
                     /locus_tag="AN11_04794"
                     /inference="ab initio prediction:Prodigal:002006"
                     /inference="similar to AA sequence:UniProtKB:Q02441"
                     /codon_start=1
                     /transl_table=11
                     /product="Denitrification regulatory protein NirQ"
                     /db_xref="COG:COG0714"
                     /translation="MDGSIQMGTGAADAPFYLPQGDECDVFAAAYTNNLPVLLKGPTGC
                     GKTRFVAHMAASLGRPLYTVACHDDLAAADLIGRYLLKGGETVWVDGPLTRAVREGAIC
                     YLDEVVEARKDVTVVLHPLTDDRRILPIDRTGEELEAAPGFMLVASYNPGYQNILKTLK
                     PSTRQRFISLEFDFPSPEMEAEVVAQESGLALERCKPLIRLANKLRGLKGQDLEEGVST
                     RLVVYAATLIAQGMSTDRAILAAMIEPLTDDEDIKRGLLDLVTAVFG"
     gene            complement(25836..26645)
                     /locus_tag="AN11_04794"
                     /gene="nirQ"
     CDS             complement(26651..28018)
                     /gene="norB"
                     /locus_tag="AN11_04795"
                     /EC_number="1.7.2.5"
                     /inference="ab initio prediction:Prodigal:002006"
                     /inference="similar to AA sequence:UniProtKB:P98008"
                     /codon_start=1
                     /transl_table=11
                     /product="Nitric oxide reductase subunit B"
                     /translation="MKYESQKIAYAYFAVAMGLFAIQVIGGLLAGLIYVSPNFLSELLP
                     FNIVRMLHTNSLIVWLILGFFGAAYFLIPEEAEREIHSPKLAYLQLIILVVGTLGVVVT
                     YVFNLFEGNWLLGKEGREFLEQPKWVKAGIVVAALIFLYNVSMTVLKGKKTAITNILLL
                     GLWGLALLFLFAFYNPGNLSLDKQYWWYVVHLWVEGVWELIMASILAYLMLKLTGVDRE
                     IVEKWLYVIVAAALFSGILGTGHHYYWIGTPAYWQWIGSIFSSLEVIPFFAMMAFAFVM
                     VWKGRRDHPNKAALLWSLGCATLAFFGAGVWGFLHTLHGVNYYTHGTQITAAHGHLAFY
                     GAYVCLNLAIFSYAMPILKNRDPYNQVLNMASFWLMTSGMVFMTFVLTFAGTVQTHMQR
                     VVGDYFMDVQDQIEIFYWMRLGSGLVVVLGALLFIYSIWVPRKEIIEPGAAETPAE"
     gene            complement(26651..28018)
                     /locus_tag="AN11_04795"
                     /gene="norB"
     CDS             complement(28035..28484)
                     /gene="norC"
                     /locus_tag="AN11_04796"
                     /inference="ab initio prediction:Prodigal:002006"
                     /inference="similar to AA sequence:UniProtKB:Q52527"
                     /codon_start=1
                     /transl_table=11
                     /product="Nitric oxide reductase subunit C"
                     /db_xref="COG:COG2010"
                     /translation="MREVMTKSMARNIFYGGSLFFILIFLALSAHSHLYIVNSENAAKL
                     DESVVRGKHVWEKHACINCHSILGEGAYFAPEVGNVMTRWGVLDDPESAFESLKGWMEA
                     QPTGIPGRRQMPNFNLSDEELRDLTNFLIWTDNIDAQGWPPNEAG"
     gene            complement(28035..28484)
                     /locus_tag="AN11_04796"
                     /gene="norC"
     CDS             complement(28584..29765)
                     /locus_tag="AN11_04797"
                     /inference="ab initio prediction:Prodigal:002006"
                     /codon_start=1
                     /transl_table=11
                     /product="hypothetical protein"
                     /translation="MPTIITRIFGEGFRVFFLSAGLYGLFVGLVWGLWLAVPYLAPDYG
                     MTPPMWHAHEMIFGYATAALGGFFLTAVPNWTGAPDARARFIALAAGVWLAGRMAMWFS
                     GILPPLVVAVLDLAFVPILAAKIATLLIRRPKPQNMVFLLLLSLIWVANLLTHLEWAGI
                     TSDTLQTGLRAGLLTLCAMIAILGGRITPAFTRNAMKRAGEPEANWPVSVAGLDKAGMI
                     LALVLPCGVLVLGATGTAGVLGLALGGVQILRMLRWRMIWSARQPILLALHLGLGMLAL
                     GLILWGLAALGFGNEVAALHVLGIGCVGGMTLAVMSRAALGHSGRDLIAPGPMVVAYGL
                     MAAAAISRWIAADMESGYLVAMLLSDGLWVSAFVLYLIAMWPALTGPRLGHSN"
     gene            complement(28584..29765)
                     /locus_tag="AN11_04797"
     CDS             30001..31677
                     /gene="nirS_1"
                     /locus_tag="AN11_04798"
                     /EC_number="1.7.2.1"
                     /inference="ab initio prediction:Prodigal:002006"
                     /inference="similar to AA sequence:UniProtKB:P24040"
                     /codon_start=1
                     /transl_table=11
                     /product="Nitrite reductase"
                     /translation="MSLGISYNKTGRAFGVGLAMLLGSVAAPVFAEEPTLSDEAFESSK
                     QLYFEQCAGCHGVLRKGATGKNLEPHWKKTAADGTVTEGGTLALGQERLEKIIAWGTEG
                     GMNNFSDIMTEQEIKDMATYIMMEAPKPPEMSLEQMKATRKVYVEEADYPTEPLHGRNW
                     ENFFVVIERDVGKVAVIDGDTKEVLTHIPTGYAVHVLKASEHHSTTEPEHPGRFWYTMG
                     RDGKMTKIDLWQKPENMLVSEVKIAYDARDVAVSGDGKYVIGGGYWPPHFAIVDAQTME
                     PVKVVSTRGVNVDGDYVEEARVAAIYTTPNEPTWIVAIKELGQLWQVDYTDLENLRIDK
                     IDSAKFLHDGFFDPTGRYFQIAANASNKMVVVDTETHKLEAMIDTAALPHPGPGANWVD
                     PNCGPVAGTTHLGVGAVTVWGNDPENRPDDAWKVCYEVETDGPGLFIRTHPNSDYIWAD
                     QTKHPEPEIQQSVQVISKETGEIVKTIQITEDEGSAAVHFEFNADGTEVWVSKWNLSDS
                     KEPNGQIVIFDAKTLEEIGRIEGLYAPTGKFNVYNRSNHVT"
     gene            30001..31677
                     /locus_tag="AN11_04798"
                     /gene="nirS_1"
     CDS             31802..33589
                     /locus_tag="AN11_04799"
                     /inference="ab initio prediction:Prodigal:002006"
                     /codon_start=1
                     /transl_table=11
                     /product="hypothetical protein"
                     /translation="MTSEPDKKPPIWRRYFLWGMPVAGLAAAFAAGIIFWGGFNTAMEA
                     TNTEKFCVSCHEMRDYIYTEYTGTIHDVNRSGVGAVCSDCHVPKDWTHKIIRKIQASKE
                     LYGKMVGTISTPEKFEAKRIHLAMNEWERMKATDSRECRNCHDFESMMPEFQKPRARQQ
                     HLNAMETGQTCIDCHKGIAHSNIRDRATDEYLEELEAPNPAFVRPIPPEYLASLEKIEA
                     LEAAEADAEKAAKQAQQEAVQAQIAAAVDAAVAEERANAAGEASAAPAGGGGSDVASNI
                     DWNAVASADLKLFYPGQASFEWVQNGKTHGGARPLTKGGDQCSTCHAKELDTIGNKIVA
                     GGELEPTPIPGKRGVIDATVQAAHDDENLYIRLQWPDAGHSPAPFVDGGKMDPDNQIKV
                     AMMITGTDIELGDQVGCWASCHADNSYMPFDPGADAIAANGDVTGRLTAQDTVTKYISE
                     SRTEVEVKGRGGKPLGGWDKLQSAEQIEQYLADGAYLDLMRVYADGSATNGYLLDQRVV
                     NDGEIAASAELSGGTWTVVFTRPLNSGAPGDVPLEPGQTYTVGFAIHDDYASARFHHVT
                     LNTSLALDDDSANINVVKQ"
     gene            31802..33589
                     /locus_tag="AN11_04799"
     CDS             33642..34049
                     /locus_tag="AN11_04800"
                     /inference="ab initio prediction:Prodigal:002006"
                     /codon_start=1
                     /transl_table=11
                     /product="hypothetical protein"
                     /translation="MKTQRLLPALLFLASPVLAADEDTAAICAEAEERYVELFDQPSSA
                     VEDAEVVLMYKYNFCPAELTVKAGTTVRWVNVDKRTSHSVLLKDGSEPESDRLFPEETV
                     DLTFLTPGPQDYLCGPHWETQNMIGMITVGP"
     gene            33642..34049
                     /locus_tag="AN11_04800"
     CDS             34087..34242
                     /locus_tag="AN11_04801"
                     /inference="ab initio prediction:Prodigal:002006"
                     /codon_start=1
                     /transl_table=11
                     /product="hypothetical protein"
                     /translation="MQIPRSLTYVKEVEPRMRQPAVMTRPVHPATSRNHTGFAQETPGS
                     DDIQDK"
     gene            34087..34242
                     /locus_tag="AN11_04801"
     CDS             34251..35012
                     /gene="sumT_2"
                     /locus_tag="AN11_04802"
                     /EC_number="2.1.1.107"
                     /inference="ab initio prediction:Prodigal:002006"
                     /inference="similar to AA sequence:UniProtKB:O34744"
                     /codon_start=1
                     /transl_table=11
                     /product="Uroporphyrinogen-III C-methyltransferase"
                     /db_xref="COG:COG0007"
                     /translation="MSGKVFLIGAGPGDPELMTLRALRMLQQADVVVYDRLVSDEILAM
                     HTEGARLIPVGKAPKCHTVPQDRINEILLEEARAGHTVARLKGGDPMIFGRGSEEAAYL
                     VDHGVEVEYAPGITAAQGASCSTGVPLTHRGLATSVQYVTGHRQADKVLDLDWKRLADP
                     DSTLVVYMGVANIGQIAMGLMTENLPGSTPVLAVAKATTRAERRLVSRLDRLAADVRQA
                     ELAAPTLFIIGQVVSLYSERPVAELLEQAHG"
     gene            34251..35012
                     /locus_tag="AN11_04802"
                     /gene="sumT_2"
     CDS             35005..35373
                     /locus_tag="AN11_04803"
                     /inference="ab initio prediction:Prodigal:002006"
                     /codon_start=1
                     /transl_table=11
                     /product="hypothetical protein"
                     /translation="MARLGRQNTAPARNNPQSGWAGRTVLTMAVLVATSAIAADTLDPN
                     ALKRLVHQDCGSCHGLSLKGGLGPDLRAGTLAHYDAEVLTGVILDGIPDTAMPPWRPLI
                     TEEEAEWIARYLLEPEAQ"
     gene            35005..35373
                     /locus_tag="AN11_04803"
     CDS             35370..36515
                     /locus_tag="AN11_04804"
                     /inference="ab initio prediction:Prodigal:002006"
                     /codon_start=1
                     /transl_table=11
                     /product="hypothetical protein"
                     /translation="MKQLILGLAATLMMSTAQAEPTATGDLGLVIERAQGSVLLVDQSE
                     RTALARIEGLGDLSHASLVYSPDERFAYVFGRDGGLSKVDIVTRQIANRVVQAGNAIGG
                     AISDDGTLVAVSNYEPGGVRVFDADTLEMVADIPTGSKTIGLVDAPGRRFVFTMWDTGE
                     TWIADFSSGTPEITKIPDMGENPYDALITANGRTYITGLFGEDGLTALDLWADTPQPIR
                     VLPDYGRGQEEMPVYKMPHLEGWALTGREFVLPAVGHHEVLWINADTLTETGRTQTHGQ
                     PVFAMARPDGRQVWVNFAHPLNDTIQVIDSVSKDIIHEFKPGPAVLHMEFTPRGHEVWI
                     SVRDANKVMIYDTQTFEKLREIEADSPSGIFFTARAHRTGL"
     gene            35370..36515
                     /locus_tag="AN11_04804"
     CDS             36519..37508
                     /locus_tag="AN11_04805"
                     /inference="ab initio prediction:Prodigal:002006"
                     /codon_start=1
                     /transl_table=11
                     /product="hypothetical protein"
                     /translation="MCHITDPIDRHLLDDFQRNFPVTERPFQVVADTLKLSEADVIDRL
                     ARMRAAGRITRVGATIAPGAVSASTLAAVAAPEHRIEKIAALIDAEPGVNHNYQREDDW
                     NLWFVATGPDRAHVDNTLARIRKKTGLRVLDLRLVRPFNVDLGFRMSGGARRVPSARRI
                     DRSAMQDGDRDLLQSLSSGLSLVGDPYAALARSLGREPEDVMTRIRCLHEAGIISRLGV
                     IVRHRALGWSANAMVVWDLPADQIDTAGPALAAHPGITLCYERNPVEGVWPYRLYSMIH
                     ARSRSEAYEVLAGATELQELTGARHKVLFSTRCFKQTGALIQPKESAA"
     gene            36519..37508
                     /locus_tag="AN11_04805"
     CDS             37505..37954
                     /locus_tag="AN11_04806"
                     /inference="ab initio prediction:Prodigal:002006"
                     /codon_start=1
                     /transl_table=11
                     /product="hypothetical protein"
                     /translation="MTLDAIDRRILNRMQDDLPLVPNPYAAVADALSISESDLLNRLSR
                     MKKERVITRFGPFFDAAAMGGAFCLCAMAVEPENFEAVLTKVNAHPEVAHNYERTHRLN
                     MWFVLATETPEGIATAAEAIERETGIAVLQFPKLQEFFIGFRVAA"
     gene            37505..37954
                     /locus_tag="AN11_04806"
     CDS             37951..38445
                     /locus_tag="AN11_04807"
                     /inference="ab initio prediction:Prodigal:002006"
                     /codon_start=1
                     /transl_table=11
                     /product="hypothetical protein"
                     /translation="MIDAKDREIIEALQGGLPLVPAPYASVAETLGMDEDALLSRLAGL
                     KSRGVIRRIAAAPNHYKLGMTSNGMTVWDVDDNRVAELGAEIGALPYVTHCYERPRALP
                     DWPYNLFAMVHGSDRTEVEEKRAEITAILGDACRAKDILYSTRILKKTGLRLKSKEQLK
                     G"
     gene            37951..38445
                     /locus_tag="AN11_04807"
     CDS             38449..39663
                     /gene="pqqE"
                     /locus_tag="AN11_04808"
                     /EC_number="1.21.98.4"
                     /inference="ab initio prediction:Prodigal:002006"
                     /inference="protein motif:HAMAP:MF_00660"
                     /codon_start=1
                     /transl_table=11
                     /product="PqqA peptide cyclase"
                     /translation="MFRLTEYMHQLVNPTPVRKRRPGPVKPVVIWNLTRRCNLKCRHCY
                     TVSADVAFPGELSHEQAMVTLEDLGQFRVPALILSGGEPLDRFDFFDIAKRARDLVPML
                     ALSTNGTRIYDETADMIADVGFSYVGISLDGIGATNDWFRGVKGAFADALRGVRECKKR
                     GIKVGLRFCLTEGTQHHLPDLLKLCDDEGVDKFYLSHLVYAGRGDKNRGEDAEHLLTRK
                     GLDLLLERAWEAASGGRPLDIVTGNNDADAGYFLNWVRSRFDAEKEAHVREHLAAWGGN
                     SSGLGVANIDNLGRVHPDTYWSDYTVGNVKTKSFSELWTSDDPMLAMLRTRPRPLKGRC
                     GACQLKDVCGGNTRIRALQLTGDPWAEDPACYLSNQEIGVDDAGERLQVTPFRGKRHDP
                     AHQFF"
     gene            38449..39663
                     /locus_tag="AN11_04808"
                     /gene="pqqE"
     CDS             39638..41263
                     /gene="nirS_2"
                     /locus_tag="AN11_04809"
                     /EC_number="1.7.2.1"
                     /inference="ab initio prediction:Prodigal:002006"
                     /inference="similar to AA sequence:UniProtKB:P24474"
                     /codon_start=1
                     /transl_table=11
                     /product="Nitrite reductase"
                     /db_xref="COG:COG2010"
                     /translation="MIRRISSFDNGRSVHPAPVRVVSSEASGGSICKKMKIGVLCSILS
                     VGAAWADAPSDYAEHCASCHGESRLGGVGPALIPETLKRMRGPRVAAVIAEGRAATQMP
                     GFSHELDALQIEELAGWLKSPLETDPEWGEAEIMASRALDEDYTSVDAPVWDSDPMNIT
                     LVVETGDHHVSVLDGDTFEVLDRFETPFAVHGGPKFSPDGRYVFIMSRDGWVQKYDIWA
                     LKQVGRARAGLNSRNIAMSGDGKWVAVANYLPNTLTLLSTEDLSVAKVIEIKGKKGKGS
                     RVSAVYQAPPRESFVLALKDVPEIWEVFYGANPPQSGLGHDFRIEGQFKNPDPFPVRKI
                     TTPDYLDDFFFDQSYEYVMGASRDGKGGQVIDLVIGQKVADLDLPGMPHLGSGITWQHG
                     DTTVMATPHLTDGTVSVIDMQTWETVKRIKTDGPGFFMRSHENSPYVWADVFFGPNKDA
                     MHVIDKQSLEIIKTLRPAPGETVAHVEFTKDGSHALVSIWEDDGAVIVYDAQTLEEVRR
                     LPMRKPSGKYNVWNKITFSEGTSH"
     gene            39638..41263
                     /locus_tag="AN11_04809"
                     /gene="nirS_2"
     CDS             41220..41483
                     /locus_tag="AN11_04810"
                     /inference="ab initio prediction:Prodigal:002006"
                     /codon_start=1
                     /transl_table=11
                     /product="hypothetical protein"
                     /translation="MSGTRSPSRKAPATEGRWSVWKLAILLYPATALTVAINLFLLGLI
                     LHSAGFGAIEPVPAILWSIPLGIPATWLAGRWLRGLMDEADE"
     gene            41220..41483
                     /locus_tag="AN11_04810"
     CDS             41573..42037
                     /locus_tag="AN11_04811"
                     /inference="ab initio prediction:Prodigal:002006"
                     /codon_start=1
                     /transl_table=11
                     /product="hypothetical protein"
                     /translation="MPTFRPPHSLFDRVSRAVCGLVGIFLLLLQMLGPALASSGDSMWI
                     EICSEAGAVWVEVDLEGDTDDPTAPCPKCADCALCAVTTAAPLPDLPLVAQAGDVRLVH
                     VANQSLCDLHSPKWLWPETRGPPHLTKEESERALRASMASTQVFGGAPWS"
     gene            41573..42037
                     /locus_tag="AN11_04811"
     CDS             42028..44205
                     /locus_tag="AN11_04812"
                     /inference="ab initio prediction:Prodigal:002006"
                     /codon_start=1
                     /transl_table=11
                     /product="hypothetical protein"
                     /translation="MVVSRAIHFLLAFTLSCLMAISAHADSLASFLPEIAPADLVPAAD
                     AFGPVRDDIPVAPVLKGGETVAWAFLTSDFVGTTGYSGKPIHVVAAIDSDAVLTGVKLV
                     KHSEPIVLIGIPNSRMVELTEGYAGLDLKREAETGGEGHDLDIISGATVTIMVIDDSLV
                     RGGIKVARALGLGGLSPVKADGPKREVDMAQNAVFDWTTLSGDGSVRRMTLDIGQVNAA
                     FEATGDQRAIRRPEPGEPDDTFIDMHVALVSVPSIGKSLLGEAEYQNLINWLDEGEQAI
                     LVLGRGAYSFKGSGYVRGGIFDRIQLIQGDRSVRFFDRQQRRLGEVAASDAPSFTELDI
                     FKIPADAEFDPAAPFRLQLLVQRAVGAVEKTFLTFDLGYKLPEQYLLPVAAPVVVDDAT
                     GEAAAKAALWQRIWKDRTVEIGVLIVMLLVLTATFFFQFHATMNARVFYWFRIGYLTMT
                     LFFIGWYANAQLSVVNLMALAGSLRTGFSWDAFLLDPLVFIQWFAVAAALLFWGRGAYC
                     GWLCPFGALQELSNKIARALKVPQWTLPWGLNERLWPAKYMIFLVLFGISFVSIPLAEK
                     YAEVEPFKTAIILKFMRDWPFVVFALALLGIGLFIERFYCRYLCPLGGALAIPARIRMF
                     DWLRRYPDCGSPCQTCANECPVQAIHPTGEINPNECVTCLHCQVLYQSETKCPVVIRQL
                     KRRAKTGSVNLKTPLGQPPANHPNAKPQSVS"
     gene            42028..44205
                     /locus_tag="AN11_04812"
     CDS             44222..46129
                     /gene="nosZ"
                     /locus_tag="AN11_04813"
                     /EC_number="1.7.2.4"
                     /inference="ab initio prediction:Prodigal:002006"
                     /inference="similar to AA sequence:UniProtKB:P94127"
                     /codon_start=1
                     /transl_table=11
                     /product="Nitrous-oxide reductase"
                     /translation="MSDNENKLNITRRGMLGATATGAVIAGTGLGSTLMTAKQASAAAN
                     AALEPGELDEYYGFWSSGQTGELRIMGVPSMRELMRVPVFNRCSATGWGQTNESLKILT
                     EGLLPETKEFLAANGKVTYDNGDLHHPHMSFTDGTYDGRYLFMNDKANTRVARVRCDVM
                     KCDKIIEIPNAHDIHGLRPQKYPRTGYVFANGEHEAPLVNDGQILDDPSQYVNIFTAID
                     GDTMEIAWQVMVSGNLDNTDCDYQGKYAFSTSYNSEMGMNLAEMTENELDHVVVFNLKG
                     IEEAVAAGNYQELNGVKVVDGRKEAGGNLTRYIPIPNSPHGVNAAPDKKHIMINGKLSP
                     TVSVIDVEKVDALFADNADPRSAIVAEPQLGLGPLHTAFDGKGNAYTTLFLDSQVVKWD
                     IAKAIEAYAGADVDPIVDKVDVHYQPGHNSTSMGETAEADGKWLISMNKFSKDRFLNVG
                     PLKPENEQLIDISGDKMKVVHDGPTFAEPHDSIIVHRSKVNPVNVWDRNDPMWEEARQQ
                     AAADGVDLEEGAEEPIRDGNKVRVYMTSTAPVFSMEKFTVKQGDEVTIYVTNLDDVDDV
                     THGLCLSNFGVAMEIAPQATASVTFIADRPGVHWYYCQWFCHALHMEMRGRMFVEPRSA
                     "
     gene            44222..46129
                     /locus_tag="AN11_04813"
                     /gene="nosZ"
     CDS             46132..47388
                     /gene="nosD"
                     /locus_tag="AN11_04814"
                     /inference="ab initio prediction:Prodigal:002006"
                     /inference="similar to AA sequence:UniProtKB:P19843"
                     /codon_start=1
                     /transl_table=11
                     /product="putative ABC transporter binding protein NosD"
                     /translation="MRWSLLIPLLLGSPLWAADWDVPNRAGAINETLAQAADGDTLRLS
                     PGVYFETLVLDRPVTLDGQGQATIDGQGDGSVITVTGPGVTVRGLTVVGSGSDHDGIDS
                     GIQLTKTANAPVVEDNVLLGNLYGVDIHGAKHSIVRGNRIEGRLDQRMNDRGNGVYVWN
                     APGARVEDNDIRYGRDGIFVNSSKKNTFTGNLFRDLRFAVHYMYADNSVVSDNVSIGND
                     LGYAVMFTTNVTVANNVSISDREHGVMLNYANKSVITGNVVKGAKEKCTFLYNSNKNEF
                     TDNWFQGCGIGIHFTAGSERNRIVGNAFVGNRTQVKYVSTKWVEWSEEGRGNYWSDFAA
                     YDVDGNGIADAPYRPNDSMDHVLWTQPSAKLLLGSPAVQLVRWSQSAFPALLPGGVMDS
                     NPLMQAPEPPAMKKVPHDG"
     gene            46132..47388
                     /locus_tag="AN11_04814"
                     /gene="nosD"
     CDS             47378..48271
                     /gene="nosF"
                     /locus_tag="AN11_04815"
                     /inference="ab initio prediction:Prodigal:002006"
                     /inference="similar to AA sequence:UniProtKB:P19844"
                     /codon_start=1
                     /transl_table=11
                     /product="putative ABC transporter ATP-binding protein
                     NosF"
                     /db_xref="COG:COG1131"
                     /translation="MTDKALSIDHVLKDRGKTRVLDDITLSLAPGQRVALLGHNGAGKS
                     TLIKSILGLTPIHGGAIRIGDAAPGSAQARRETAYLPEAVSFHPALTGREQLTLFAKLS
                     GAKADVPGLLERVGLSDALDRRIGAYSKGMRQRLGLAQVLLGRPKVALLDEPTSGLDPI
                     SRQDLYAIIDELAAQGTAVLIASHALTEVEARTDRIAIMRKGRMVADDTLTNLSALAGL
                     PIRLRVRASANPEALAAELGGNRINGASVELLCTSDDKMEALRRIAGLGDAVADVEMTP
                     PKLEDLYRHYAQEERL"
     gene            47378..48271
                     /locus_tag="AN11_04815"
                     /gene="nosF"
     CDS             48268..49089
                     /gene="nosY"
                     /locus_tag="AN11_04816"
                     /inference="ab initio prediction:Prodigal:002006"
                     /inference="similar to AA sequence:UniProtKB:P19845"
                     /codon_start=1
                     /transl_table=11
                     /product="putative ABC transporter permease protein NosY"
                     /db_xref="COG:COG1277"
                     /translation="MTRFLAITRTEMLILRRNRWLLVATLIMVLFALALTFAGSAPTGT
                     LGVDMLTVSVASMTTLSVYLAPLLALMISFDAIAGDVDRGSLSLLLSYPAGRGEILLGK
                     FTAHLAALAFAMTVGFGTAGAVAAFFGGAGPESLMALARLILTSMLLGAVFLALGYLLS
                     ALAKGSTAAAGLSAGLWLVFVVLYDLGLLGAVVMDKGGTFTQSVFPWVMVANPADAFRL
                     WNIAATEGVAMASGMTGAAQALPVWAAPASLLLWPLIGFALARAAFRRVEP"
     gene            48268..49089
                     /locus_tag="AN11_04816"
                     /gene="nosY"
     CDS             49086..49601
                     /gene="nosL"
                     /locus_tag="AN11_04817"
                     /inference="ab initio prediction:Prodigal:002006"
                     /inference="similar to AA sequence:UniProtKB:O68481"
                     /codon_start=1
                     /transl_table=11
                     /product="Copper-binding lipoprotein NosL"
                     /translation="MKRLCLIALIALAACKEEVAVVPDPVDLTPDALSFFCQMNIAEHG
                     GPKGQIHLDGYPAPLFFAQVRDMVAYLKSPERDAKITAVYVSDMGIAVNWREPGISNWI
                     AAGGATFVVGANVAGGMGAREVVPFGDPADADDFINRYGGTALPLSDIPADEVLGPVDL
                     DLNLETPV"
     gene            49086..49601
                     /locus_tag="AN11_04817"
                     /gene="nosL"
     CDS             49598..50500
                     /gene="apbE_2"
                     /locus_tag="AN11_04818"
                     /EC_number="2.7.1.180"
                     /inference="ab initio prediction:Prodigal:002006"
                     /inference="similar to AA sequence:UniProtKB:A5F5Y3"
                     /codon_start=1
                     /transl_table=11
                     /product="FAD:protein FMN transferase"
                     /db_xref="COG:COG1477"
                     /translation="MTVLSRRRFLSISAACMALPAGAKAAPVAHWRGTALGARASLQLS
                     GLTDDEARPVISAIEAELHRLENIFSLYRLDSELSRLNRDGMLTAPAPELLNVLSLCSA
                     LHDASGGVFDPSVQPLWLALASGADESVISSARQLVGWHQVTVTADRILLPQPSVSALT
                     LNGIAQGAITDRIADLLRSMGLGNVLVDMGEIAAIGANADGRHWRVGLAGPDGAVLKRI
                     GISDRAVATSAPGGSMLMRGQGHILSPDGSKPLHRAVSVSAPRAAIADGLSTALCLIPK
                     TRVDTVLDRFPGSRIEMMI"
     gene            49598..50500
                     /locus_tag="AN11_04818"
                     /gene="apbE_2"
     CDS             50754..51269
                     /gene="napF_2"
                     /locus_tag="AN11_04819"
                     /inference="ab initio prediction:Prodigal:002006"
                     /inference="similar to AA sequence:UniProtKB:P0AAL0"
                     /codon_start=1
                     /transl_table=11
                     /product="Ferredoxin-type protein NapF"
                     /db_xref="COG:COG1145"
                     /translation="MSQPTSRRAFLSGRMLREDPGAIRPPGAVEGRFLDLCTACGDCLD
                     ACPEDVITLSAGGYPTLRMTDGACTFCGDCVEACQTGALIADRMADWPWRASIVASACL
                     SLNGISCRICQDSCDEGSIRFKLMPGGKAEPVLNTETCTGCGGCATSCPADAVRFERPA
                     TLHPETLQ"
     gene            50754..51269
                     /locus_tag="AN11_04819"
                     /gene="napF_2"
     CDS             51266..51559
                     /gene="napD"
                     /locus_tag="AN11_04820"
                     /inference="ab initio prediction:Prodigal:002006"
                     /inference="protein motif:HAMAP:MF_02200"
                     /codon_start=1
                     /transl_table=11
                     /product="Chaperone NapD"
                     /translation="MNICGCLVHVAPDSTGTARQVMEDTPGVEVHAATDDGRFVVVVED
                     TPARMASEIIMDLHQIPGVISLTLTYHHFEDLAESYPRPDAPSQPTSRRPMQ"
     gene            51266..51559
                     /locus_tag="AN11_04820"
                     /gene="napD"
     CDS             51556..54048
                     /gene="napA_3"
                     /locus_tag="AN11_04821"
                     /EC_number="1.9.6.1"
                     /inference="ab initio prediction:Prodigal:002006"
                     /inference="similar to AA sequence:UniProtKB:P33937"
                     /codon_start=1
                     /transl_table=11
                     /product="Periplasmic nitrate reductase"
                     /db_xref="COG:COG0243"
                     /translation="MTISESRRTFLKASAAAATASAAGIPMAAGQANAQVATPDIRWDK
                     AACRFCGTGCSVLIGTKDGRVVATQGDPDAPVNRGLNCIKGYFLSKIMYGNDRLTTPLL
                     RKSNGEYDKNGEFEPVSWDEAFDVMAAKWKEALAKKGPTSVGMFGSGQWTVWEGYAAAK
                     LMKAGFRSNNIDPNARHCMASAVVGFMRTFGIDEPMGCYDDLEHADTFVLWGSNMAEMH
                     PILWSRLTDTRLTKPGCEVHVLSTFEHRSFELADNGMVFNPQTDLAILNYIANYIIQNG
                     AVNEEFVKNHVNITKTATDIGYGLRDNHPLQQEAANPNVGKMEPISFEEYAEAVSEYTL
                     EYTEELSGVPAEKLEKLAQQYADPNRKVMSLWTMGFNQHTRGSWVNSLMYNVHLLVGKI
                     SEPGNSPFSLTGQPSACGTAREVGTFAHRLPADMVVTNDKHREICETAWNVPAGTIPPK
                     PGFHAVLQNRKLKDGDLNAYWVQCNNNMQAAPNINEEGYPGYRNPENFITVSDPYPTVT
                     ALSADLILPTAMWVEKEGAYGNAERRTQFWRQQVKAPGEAKSDLWQLMEFAKRFTVEEV
                     WGEELLAAMPEHRGKTMYDVLYANGKIDQYPLSETAEGFDNDDAEHFGYYVQKGLFEEY
                     ADFGRGHAHDLAPFEMYHQARGMRWPVVDGKETLYRFREGYDPYVPEGAGVKFYGKPDG
                     KASIIFAPYEPAPEEPDAEYDLWLCTGRVLEHWHSGSMTRRVPELHRAYPAAVVYMHPQ
                     DAKDRGLRRGQEIVLSTRRGEVTSRVETRGRNKVPRGLVFMPWFDEGQLTNKLTLDATC
                     PLSKETDFKKCACKVERA"
     gene            51556..54048
                     /locus_tag="AN11_04821"
                     /gene="napA_3"
     CDS             54076..54894
                     /gene="napG"
                     /locus_tag="AN11_04822"
                     /inference="ab initio prediction:Prodigal:002006"
                     /inference="similar to AA sequence:UniProtKB:P0AAL3"
                     /codon_start=1
                     /transl_table=11
                     /product="Ferredoxin-type protein NapG"
                     /db_xref="COG:COG1145"
                     /translation="MSLAGTPLSPQRRRFLQGTARAAGGCVVAGSLLAWLARDARSLPA
                     EALRPPGALPEEDFLSACIRCGLCVRDCPYDTLKLAELGSDSGATGTPYFTARDVPCEM
                     CDDIPCVAACPTGALDPSLDNIDDAKMGVAVLVDQENCLNYLGLRCDVCYRVCPVIDEA
                     ITLEPSHNTRSGSHAIFAPTVHADRCTGCGVCEKSCVLPEAAIKVLPARLARGSAADHY
                     RKGWEEKAAKGAPLVEGIIDLPDRLPGPGTDNLVTPGGFAPDYNLPGVGQ"
     gene            54076..54894
                     /locus_tag="AN11_04822"
                     /gene="napG"
     CDS             54891..55808
                     /gene="napH"
                     /locus_tag="AN11_04823"
                     /inference="ab initio prediction:Prodigal:002006"
                     /inference="similar to AA sequence:UniProtKB:P33934"
                     /codon_start=1
                     /transl_table=11
                     /product="Ferredoxin-type protein NapH"
                     /db_xref="COG:COG0348"
                     /translation="MSASTQIPVGQEAIEAKGWIGAHRFLLLRRASQVFFLVLFLLGPW
                     FGIWIVQGSLAGSLTLGVLPLTDPLILLQSMVAGHWPELTALIGGLIVLVTYALIGGRV
                     YCSWVCPINPVTDAASWLHRRLDLPKGWQPKRSTRLWVLATVLIVSGLTGVIAWEIVNP
                     ITMLHRGLIFGMGFVWAMIAAIFVFDLLVARHGWCGHICPVGAFYGLIGTKSLLRVSAS
                     NRAACDDCMDCYAVCPENQVISPALKGKPGSSPLILSPDCTNCGRCIDVCAVDVFKFTH
                     RFDEALVAPADPAAAPKPRAARPI"
     gene            54891..55808
                     /locus_tag="AN11_04823"
                     /gene="napH"
     CDS             55821..56258
                     /gene="napB"
                     /locus_tag="AN11_04824"
                     /inference="ab initio prediction:Prodigal:002006"
                     /inference="similar to AA sequence:UniProtKB:P0ABL3"
                     /codon_start=1
                     /transl_table=11
                     /product="Periplasmic nitrate reductase, electron transfer
                     subunit"
                     /db_xref="COG:COG3043"
                     /translation="MNRPILTGGIALIPVLLLSGFALAQSAQVNSLRGAEVDEPVVLDQ
                     VHRNVEGRMQRNYRQQPPLIPHSIEQYQIDLRTNQCLSCHDWTKAGERNAPTLSMTHYL
                     DREGRELDRIAGTRYFCNQCHVPQADTPALVDNEFEPSSGN"
     gene            55821..56258
                     /locus_tag="AN11_04824"
                     /gene="napB"
     CDS             56288..56986
                     /gene="napC"
                     /locus_tag="AN11_04825"
                     /inference="ab initio prediction:Prodigal:002006"
                     /inference="similar to AA sequence:UniProtKB:P0ABL5"
                     /codon_start=1
                     /transl_table=11
                     /product="Cytochrome c-type protein NapC"
                     /db_xref="COG:COG3005"
                     /translation="MADSPENRGWIGRLWNAIWTPAVMFSSGFLILAGFLAGILFWGGF
                     HWTLELTNTEEFCTSCHTMETNLGEYRETIHYNNHSGVRAICSDCHVPHEWNHKIKAKI
                     MAVKDVYHELAGTISTPEKYEDHRLSMASAVWKKMKESDSRECRNCHNFEYMDFTLQET
                     RAASEHQRAIDSGMTCIDCHQGIAHSLPPNYLETYQDITAELDEAPQNLQQHASAGSDE
                     IRSFLAKRAD"
     gene            56288..56986
                     /locus_tag="AN11_04825"
                     /gene="napC"
     CDS             57001..57258
                     /locus_tag="AN11_04826"
                     /inference="ab initio prediction:Prodigal:002006"
                     /codon_start=1
                     /transl_table=11
                     /product="hypothetical protein"
                     /translation="MLELLGTIGGNILSLPGILGLALGMMTRKLWLGAVMGGVVGVLET
                     LVFAKWQFAHVEVLELMIAIAVGVCAGAVGSAIRIKGATA"
     gene            57001..57258
                     /locus_tag="AN11_04826"
     CDS             complement(57376..58560)
                     /gene="rutD_7"
                     /locus_tag="AN11_04827"
                     /EC_number="3.5.1.-"
                     /inference="ab initio prediction:Prodigal:002006"
                     /inference="protein motif:HAMAP:MF_00832"
                     /codon_start=1
                     /transl_table=11
                     /product="Putative aminoacrylate hydrolase RutD"
                     /translation="MRRWVLNLKDGKLSSGQDQSTLSPKATEVLEYMISRAGMVLSREE
                     ILQAVWHGLFVNPDLVREYIFEIRKSLGDDAKNPSYIETVGRRGFRLIGPVSVQHGEDQ
                     AAHSALSQAQPNPLPLVKYCRSKDGTSIAHTVSGEGYPMLISGSWMTHLEQDWQNPAYG
                     DYIRHLSDKFTVIRYDQRGNGLSEWADVDISFERMVDDMEVVIDAYDFEQVAILGLSQG
                     ASVSLAYALRHPKRISHLVLSGGYSRGRKHRGNEAEIEESEALVNLIRNSWGNENPAIR
                     QILTTMFMPDATKAEMQWFNDFQKLCGPAENIAQFRALFDDIDVSNLLTEISLPTLVLH
                     SDRDAVAPLSEGKILASQIPDASFVQLDSPNHLLFSSEPDFERMIASIESFVRS"
     gene            complement(57376..58560)
                     /locus_tag="AN11_04827"
                     /gene="rutD_7"
     CDS             58672..58881
                     /locus_tag="AN11_04828"
                     /inference="ab initio prediction:Prodigal:002006"
                     /codon_start=1
                     /transl_table=11
                     /product="hypothetical protein"
                     /translation="MPQVSTNKLGQTGASGNNNGVNEVAPLLLRLANQLEEEICRALME
                     DNVALAERLVAPQCELKKLAQGLG"
     gene            58672..58881
                     /locus_tag="AN11_04828"
     CDS             complement(59003..60247)
                     /gene="moeA_2"
                     /locus_tag="AN11_04829"
                     /EC_number="2.10.1.1"
                     /inference="ab initio prediction:Prodigal:002006"
                     /inference="similar to AA sequence:UniProtKB:P12281"
                     /codon_start=1
                     /transl_table=11
                     /product="Molybdopterin molybdenumtransferase"
                     /db_xref="COG:COG0303"
                     /translation="MADGCACDRHAHLYVSVADALTRGLAAANPIVETKPVPLTEAIGR
                     VLAEDCLSKTDMPAFDNSAMDGYAIRTRDLGAGPVFDLPVAGRVAAGDSGAHQAPAGSA
                     LRIFTGAPVPNDFDAILMQEDCELTKGGIRFSSRPTAEQHIRRAGEDLKAGALILRHGC
                     EIGAREVAALASAGFGQVKVYRKLKITIFSTGSELRQPGEDLGPGQIYNSNRNMLRALL
                     DKRWIDLTDIGPVEDDPVLLEQVLRQACDTSDLIVTTGGVSVGDEDHMPRLFSKIGGQT
                     DVMKVAMKPGKPIMFGRHGDALYIGLPGNPVSAYVTWQIIGSPMMARRAGLHPSPLVAE
                     QAVLAEPLQRHPGRQEFRPVQIRGTAPDGRPRLHLMAPSYSGRVALLAQADGLAIIPAD
                     VETLPEGYALELLRF"
     gene            complement(59003..60247)
                     /locus_tag="AN11_04829"
                     /gene="moeA_2"
     CDS             complement(60487..61503)
                     /gene="doeB"
                     /locus_tag="AN11_04830"
                     /EC_number="3.5.1.125"
                     /inference="ab initio prediction:Prodigal:002006"
                     /inference="similar to AA sequence:UniProtKB:E1V7W0"
                     /codon_start=1
                     /transl_table=11
                     /product="N-alpha-acetyl-L-2,4-diaminobutyric acid
                     deacetylase"
                     /db_xref="COG:COG3608"
                     /translation="MVQNCPVRCSLDLVSPGKRTGFIDVTLSNNALAFSTIRVPIGVLC
                     GGAGPTVLLTAGNHGDEYEGQLILHRMLRELEPEQLNGRIIVLPALNAPAVRARTRVSP
                     LDQGNMNRAFPGTHAPGPTAAIARFVSQELIPQSDIILDFHSGGTATRYIDCAFVCLGN
                     DAALNADNIDLARQFGADFTMVSRTSDEGADFDSEAYRQGKKFLSCELGGMGTMTTRSF
                     QIGWSGCCRVLSNLGLFAADEVMTEPADAAMTRFVDVGADCSHVTSNFEGLIDLHVQLG
                     GEVGKGQVVATLYDIHNIGHPPASLTTQQNGVVCVTRRNPLVSPGDHLLMICGDYAI"
     gene            complement(60487..61503)
                     /locus_tag="AN11_04830"
                     /gene="doeB"
ORIGIN
        1 gatccagtgc cgaatgttcc ggcgcaatcc ggcctcgttc aggctgaggt cttcgttgaa
       61 cgggttcaac gcggctgccc aaatcccccg catggtttcg cgcgaatagg ctttggcgtc
      121 gtgtttggca tatttcatgg gcaggaagtc cgaaggtcag atgttagatc gctagcgtgc
      181 aaacactctg gttccgtcaa acgcacaaag ccaagcgcat agggcggatc tggatattaa
      241 atatttcgat aacagagagc ctgcagtttc ggataggtta aggctgcatc tggaggctct
      301 atgaaaatcg gcattatcgg cgaaggcgct atcgggcgtt acgtggcaca gcacttgctt
      361 gaaaaaggcg aagggcctga tgccatattg gtttcacccg gacggcgact tgacggaaag
      421 gaggccggtc catcccgtgt ttcctgcgtc tctgacctgc ccggcgggat cgatctgatg
      481 gtcgattgcg cgggccatgc gggcctgaaa gcacacggag ccgccattct ggaacggggc
      541 atcgacctgg taacactgtc agtcggcgca ttggctgacc ctgatcttga acaggcgctg
      601 gcactggcgg cgcgtaacgg tcattcgcat ttgcgccttg ccagcggggc aatcggcgca
      661 ctggattgtc tgtccgccgc aagggtaggg gggctgaccg aggtcatcta tcgcggcagc
      721 aagcccccgg cgggatggcg cggttcagct gcagaagaac aattgaagct ggacgaccta
      781 aaatcagcgg cagtacattt ttgcggaact gcccggcaag cagccgtggc ctatccaaag
      841 aacgccaacg tggcagcggc catagcgttg gcggggctgg gatttgacga gacaagggtt
      901 gaactgatcg ccgatccggc tgttaatgcc aatatccacg aaatcgaggc gcgcggcagt
      961 tttggcacct tcacattcag gatcgaagga aaggcgctgc cggacaaccc gcgcagttcg
     1021 gctctggctg ccatgagcgc gattgccgcc atcgaaagac agcccgcagc gatcagtata
     1081 tgaggggcct tcatggtcgc acatcatacc cgtatcgttg agcgcgcgct gacgcggttg
     1141 aagctgcgcc agttgcgtct gctggttgcg gtcgggcagc acggcagcat ccagaacgcg
     1201 gcgcgcgatc tgggcatttc gcagcctgcc gccaccaaga tgattcagga cctggagctg
     1261 gatttcgagg tcaagctttt cgagcggacc aatcgcggcg ttgtgcccac ggtgtttggt
     1321 gaagcactga tccgccatgg caagctgatc ttcgcgcagg tctcaaatgc cgctcaggaa
     1381 ttggatgatc tgaacgaagg caacagcggc cgggttgtgg tgggaaccct gctggcggcg
     1441 tcaccaacct tgctgccacg cgctgtcgaa cggctgctga aagaccgccc gaaagtcgcg
     1501 gtcaaaattg tcgaggggac aaacgaagtg ctgatgcctg cgcttttgtc gggcgagatc
     1561 gacatggttg tcggtcgtct gccaagtcat cgccaccgag cacggatcac gcaggaaaag
     1621 ttctttgatg aacgggtatt ggccgtgacg ggaacgcagc atcctttggt cggcaagccg
     1681 aatatcactt tcgaagaact cagacgcttt ggctggatac ttccgccggt cgaaaccact
     1741 ctgcgccgcc aaaccgacca gtattttgtg cggcaggatc agtaccagcc gggtgtttca
     1801 attgaatcgg tctcctatct tgccaacagg tccctgttgc gatcccacga ttttgtcggg
     1861 ctgatgccgg cccatgtcgc ctcgttggat atcgaccgtg gcctgctggc ctgcctggac
     1921 tgggctgtcc catttggtgc gggcccggtt ggcgtctcgc acagagggga aaacagcctg
     1981 tccccggcaa gcagcacatt tctggatgcc ctgcgcgcgg cagcagggga catctgaacc
     2041 atccctgcag atatcacgca atcggatatc agtatttctt caattcagtt gaggtgatgc
     2101 cagcggaaat gagaccctga agctgaattg caacctgcga gggcgccatg agcacttatc
     2161 cggacctgaa actttatatc ggcggtgagt ggcgcaaggc agcagacgac attcccgtgt
     2221 tgaaccctgc gaccgaagag gaaatcggca ggcttcccaa agcgggcagg tccgatctgg
     2281 atgacgcgct ggctgcggcc gaagcggggt ttcgcgtttg gcgtcgcacg gccccacgcg
     2341 accgtgcgga catcatgatc aaggctgcgg cgctgatgcg cgaccggcag gaggagattg
     2401 cccgctcaat cactgccgag catggaaagc cgctggcaca ggcccggctc gaggtgatcc
     2461 gcggctgcga gtttttcgaa tgggacgcgg gcgaggccat gcgtacttat ggccgcgtta
     2521 tcccctcggc gcccggcgtt cgatatgttg tgcaccacca acccatcggg gtggttcttg
     2581 gcctctcgcc ctggaatttc ccgatgagcc agccggcacg caagattgca ggcgcgctgg
     2641 catcggggtg ttcgatcatc ctgaaagcgg ctgaagaaac tccggcaggt gccatgcata
     2701 tcgcgcgcgc cttccacgac gccggcttgc caccgggtgt cctgaacctt gtctttggtg
     2761 agcctgcgga tatctcaagc catcttatcc ggcaggatcc agtacggctt gtcgccttta
     2821 ccgggtcaac agcggtcggg cgccacctga cgacgctcgc ctcggagaac atgacgcgcg
     2881 tcctgatgga gctgggcggg catgcaccag tcatcgtctg tgaagataca gacgttgaaa
     2941 aagccgcact tagcggagcg gtccgcaaat acaggaatgc agggcaggtc tgcacctcgc
     3001 caacccggtt ttttgtgcac gaaagcatct acaagccatt cctggacaca ttcactaaac
     3061 gggccgctgc cactgtcgta gggaacggag tggaagaggg tatcgaaatg gggccgctgg
     3121 caaacgaccg ccgcgttccc gcgctgagcg aacttgtgga agatgcccgt gatgccggtg
     3181 caacgatctg caccgggggc ggtcggatcg gagccaaagg ctatttcttt gcgccgaccg
     3241 ttttgacgaa tgtgcctgac gacgcccgcg tgatgcaaga agagccattt ggcccgctgg
     3301 ccgtgatcaa tccggttgct tcactggacg aagccatagc caaggcgaat gcgacacctt
     3361 ttggtcttgc cgcttacggg ttttcaaaca gggccgacta tattgaccgg atgaccgatg
     3421 aagtcgaagc cggaaacctt tcctttaata cgctggaagc atcattgccg gaaacacctt
     3481 ttggcggggt caaatccagt ggatacggcc gggaaggcgg gacggagggt ctggaaaact
     3541 atatgattgt taaaaatatc tcgcacagca cccagatcgt ttgatcatgc gcggggcaaa
     3601 atccggcccc gaaatatcgt tctgacagta aatggcgaag tagcttaaag cactgtcatt
     3661 gttaaaattt ttgacaaatt aaagaattag tagaatgggt catattttgg cctcaatcaa
     3721 acgtcagttc acatagccac tggcattgac gccgctcaca ctcaatcgct gcggcatgca
     3781 gttgcttttc cccctcgtgg caactcagat ccgacctccc acttgaaaac ggatcttgcc
     3841 gtagcgattg aaagccagtt ttttcacatc tgatctggtt cgggtcatgc ctattgatgc
     3901 tctgaaaact cctgttcaag ccaggtttcg aacagttgct taacaggctc gtttgcgcct
     3961 gttccgcttg tctcaacaag aaagtgggat tggttgattg ggaccgcatc gccgacaatc
     4021 gcgatggcct gtccggactc gatcgcggtt tgcgcgaacc tttccagcac cattgcgtac
     4081 cctccgcccg ccgcaacgac gcccatcgcg gcgacggttg tatcgacgga gtagggggac
     4141 aagggttcag aatacgctat gcccaacgct tcgaaatact tctgccccat gtcctgaaat
     4201 cccagaatct gcacaagcgg ttgcttgcgg agttcggcaa ccggaatgct ttgccccgac
     4261 gccgaatccg ccgcgacagg tacgatacgc tcggtcgaga tttttcgggt tcgcgcatca
     4321 ggccagtcac caacccccac gcgcaactcg acatccacgt tttcgcgacc agccgaatcc
     4381 gcccaaatgt tcgagaccag ccgaatggat acatcgggct ggctgcgggt gaattccggc
     4441 agcctgtgtg ccagccagag cgtcgctgtc gagatcggag cccgcacggt tagaacctgc
     4501 gcgcttccgg acccgaaaag gctggcggtc gataccgtaa tatcgcttag cgcgcgccgc
     4561 acggaatagg cgtaggcctg tccgacctct gtcaggctca ggtttctggc cgcgcgaaag
     4621 aaaagcttgc accccaactg cgcctctagc gagcggacat gcagactgag cgccgtttgc
     4681 gttatgccca gttccttagc tgcggccgta aagctcatat gccgcgctgc gcattcaaac
     4741 gatctgagcc agacaagatt tggggaattg gacacgttca gcaccaagga aagtttgtga
     4801 ttattgctct ttttattcgt tttacttttt cgcttcaacg tcgctaaatc ggtgcgcaaa
     4861 cggaattttc accggcctga tcagaccgga caacctgggg aacgcgctca tgaaagttgg
     4921 atttattggt ctgggcaacg tcggcggcaa gctttcgggt tcgctgctgc gcaatggtat
     4981 ggacctgaca gtccatgatc tgaacgaaga actggttgat gccttcgtgg cccgtggtgc
     5041 gaaaaaggcg gaaggaccgg cgcaactgat gcgggattgt gatgcggtca tcacctgcct
     5101 gccgtcgcct gctgcgtcgg acgccgtcat gcagcagatg ttgcctgaag tgaccgacgg
     5161 caaaatctgg atggagatgt ccaccacgga tgaggctgaa gtcaaacgcc tgggggccat
     5221 ggtgatggag cggggcgggg cggcagtgga ttgcccggtc tcaggcggat gccaccgcgc
     5281 ggcgactgga aatatctcga tctttgcggg atgtgatcgc gcaacgttcg agcgtatcgc
     5341 gccgttcctc aagaccatgg gccgccgtat tttgcatacc ggtgagttgg ggtcggcttc
     5401 ggtcctgaaa gttttgacga actatctggc cacagccaat ctggtgacct gctgcgaggc
     5461 tctggtcacg gccaaagccg caggtatgga cctgaatacc acctatgaag cgatcaagat
     5521 cagttccggc acatcgtttg ttcatgagac cgagagtcag gtcatcctga acggatcacg
     5581 cgacatctcg ttcaccatgg atctggtcaa aaaggacgtg agcctgttcc agcaggttgc
     5641 cgaccgccac aacgtcccgt tggaaatctc gcccatgctg gttcagattt tcgaggacgg
     5701 gatcgaacgt tttggcgaac gtgagttgtc gcccaacata atcaggcgcc tggaagaggt
     5761 cacaggcctg gagatccttg cacccggctt cccgcccgag atggaagacg atgaacccga
     5821 agagcccggc tatgaggtga tcccgcaagg caaggcgctg aaagccgctg aatgacctga
     5881 tcacgtcggg ctttgaaccg gctcaggcat atcatagctg tggccgccag ggccattctg
     5941 tccggcaagc tggtgctgct aaatcgcgag taggggattg gacatgacga cagcggacac
     6001 caacccaacg gaaaatgccg cccatcgccc cgagcctggt ccgatgagcc gcgagtggca
     6061 ctggcaccct gaattgccgg tgaaccacgc gccatattgg cattggccgc cgaaacctcg
     6121 tgttctggct aagtggcttt ggcagaatta cctgcaggtt tccgatcgtt cgatctattt
     6181 ggcactgtcg tttgttgtgg cgttctggat gcaacccgtt ggccccgaac aaatgcaatt
     6241 cgcgttcggg tggatgtcat gggttttcat ccgaaactgg gctctgctga tcattgtcgc
     6301 aggtgggctg catttctggt tctacggaat tgacgggcag ggcaagctgc tgaaatacga
     6361 cccaagaccc tacatgaagc gcaagaatgc gctttataag ttcggctatc agacctggga
     6421 caatatgtac tattcgctgg tctacggtgc cacgatcctg tcggcgctcg agtgcttttt
     6481 gcgctggatg tatgccaatg gttacgtcgc cacgcttagc tttgacgctc atccggtctg
     6541 gtttattcta ctgtttccga tactcgccat atggcagagt tttcatttct acatggtgca
     6601 tctttttctg catcaaccgt tcatttacag acatgtccac gcagttcatc atcgcaacgt
     6661 aaacaccgga ccctggtcgg gcatgtcgat gcacccggtc gaggctctcg gctacctcag
     6721 cgcgatcctg atcgttctgg tattgccaag tcatccggtt cacatgatct ttctgggatt
     6781 ttggctgatg ctgggcgccg cttcatctca ttcaggttac gaggcgattt gggcccacga
     6841 ccgcaaagca ctcctgatcg gtgccttttt tcatcagttg catcatcgat actacgaatg
     6901 caactacggc aacgcggaaa tgccgtggga caagtggttc ggcacatatc acgacggctc
     6961 agaggaggcg accgtacgca cgcgcaaccg gaaacgcgaa atgcatgcgt cagggaagta
     7021 gctaacgttt cgttttcccg tggttttatg aaaatacaac tctaaatggc gttcgtcggg
     7081 atatcccgca taatgatgat tatgttaata acgtgggggt gtatcgttta ggtactcgct
     7141 ttggccaacg acaacggctt cgcaatgctt gttttctgat acttcttatc tatattgtca
     7201 tatatgaaat ataaggaagc ttgtgatgtc caggattctt catctttatg atgtcgcaga
     7261 agataccgaa cgcgatcttt ccgcgcagga agcggttcgg cttgcccaaa aggacaaatc
     7321 cctgatcctt atcagcggtg ttcgggacat gtcgcccagg acatttcacc tcatcgcatc
     7381 ctcggttgcc agacgaaagc tggagcgcgc tcaggagcgt attgacgcga tgatcgatgc
     7441 ctatctcgac acggacgcgt tcgatcaggt cgaggcaaag attgacgaag acaacgcccg
     7501 gctgcgcgct gagttcctga gcgattttga ggtccttaca agcgcccaga tccatgccat
     7561 gtctggcagc acatcgagaa acaagtcagc cacggcgaac gactggaaaa aggccggaaa
     7621 gatcttttcg gtcaaactgc agggcaagga cctgtatccg gcgttccaat ttaatgctga
     7681 tgggcggccc tatgcgacct tggtggacgt gcttgcggcg cttccgcagg atttgactcc
     7741 ctggcaaacg gccttttggc ttgtcgcgcc ccaaaacgcg ctggatggtg cccggcccat
     7801 tgatcttgtt caggccggtg acgcgcgggt tgccgatgcc gctgcacgcg cgtttaaaac
     7861 gccggcaggc tgacggcgcg tgatacttcc gaattcggcc ggacagcatc cctactttgc
     7921 gctggaaagc gggcgagagg tctttcgcct gcaccgagac gttctggatg gtgatcagtt
     7981 caatcccggc tacggcacgt cccgcttcgc cccctttcag gatctcgagg gcaaaatagt
     8041 tcccactctt tactccgcta ccacatttga tggcgcggct tatgaaacac tgttccgaga
     8101 acgtccggcc aagtatcaga cattccctcg taaccgtctt gatgactatg cagcaagccg
     8161 gttaacgacc aggcgggaac ttcagttggt tcgtttgttt acgccggaac tcgccgcctg
     8221 ggacatcgcg gaagctgacc tgcttaccta cgatgaaagc aactatccca cttgccggga
     8281 gcttgccgcc ttgatctgga aagacaatcc cgccgcagat ggcatgatct ggtcatccgt
     8341 gcgtgacagt tccgcattgg cgatgatgct gttcgaagat cgggtaacac ccggcgcgct
     8401 gacggtaaca gaaacgcggt acgttcagcg cgacgcggac ttgctggatc agctgagaac
     8461 aacggcgcgc cgcgcgggca tcacgatcag ccgttaagct tgttttgaaa aggtgtcgaa
     8521 cgccttgagc gccttggcgc tgtaggcata agacgggccg ccccccatat aggtcgccat
     8581 ggccagcgcc tcgcacagtt cttcccggct ggcaccgagg cgcaccaaag aacggacgtg
     8641 aaagccgata caactgtcac accgcgtcgc aattgcgatc ccgagcgcca tgaactcttt
     8701 ggttttttcg ctgagcgcgc cgttggactt ggcggcctta cccatgatgc caaagccttt
     8761 gaccgtctcg ggcacttctt tcgaatatgt tgcgatgtcg gcctcaatcg cggccatgaa
     8821 gtcattccag tccatgtcgt cctccttcag ccgcgttcgt ccgatcccat gcggcgttcc
     8881 agccagcgca ctccggcgct gatgatcaga accaggatca gatattcaag gatcagcagc
     8941 gaatagatct caagcgggcg gtattctgtc accaccagct cgttcgcgcg ccgcgtcagt
     9001 tcctgcatgc cgatgacgct ggcaaaggcg ctcatcttga caatgtagat gaactggttc
     9061 gccagcggcg gcaaaatgcg ccggatcgcc tgaggcagga tcacatagcg catggtttga
     9121 aggtagttca ggccgatggt ctgggccgcc tcggtctgtc ccttggcaat cgactggata
     9181 ccggcccggt atatctcggc cgtaaatgcg ctgtcggaca aggcaagcgt gatgatcgca
     9241 ccccaaaacg gatcaatcgg tatgttcagg cccatttcgc gaaaaacgat cggcaggccg
     9301 tagaagaccc agaacagcat gggcagcagc gggatcgagc ggatcagttc gacatagatc
     9361 cggttcacca aacgccagcc tcggcttttg gccagccccg gcaatgccac gattagcccc
     9421 aggacaatcg agatgacggc agcgatcact gaaatcaaga tggtgtcgcc catgccggaa
     9481 atcaggaatt tgacattgat ccagcccgct tcggtcatcg gattgatgac ataccatccc
     9541 catgtggaag aactggaaca agctgcaagc gccagaaacg acaggagaag aagaaggttt
     9601 cttatcatcg cgtttggccc cctcaatgtt gcagtatctg gctgagaaat ttctggcagc
     9661 gctcggatcg gggggcgcca aagaactcct cggggttgcc ctgctcgaca atctgccccg
     9721 catccatgaa caccatgttg tctgccactt tgcgggcaaa gcccatctca tgggtcacca
     9781 cgaccatggt cataccttct tgcgcaagtt ccaccatcac atcgagcact tcggaaatca
     9841 tctcggggtc cagtgccgac gtgggttcgt caaacaacag gacccggggc tccatgcata
     9901 acgaccgcgc gatggcaacg cgctgctgct gtccgccgga cagttggccg gggcgttttt
     9961 cggcctgatc cgggatgtga acccgttcca gataatgcct cgcccgagcc tcggcgtcgg
    10021 cacgcgacat tcctcgtgac ttgatcgggc caagggtcag gttttccaga acgctcaggt
    10081 gcgggaatag attgaactgc tgaaacacca ttccgacctc tgaccggatg gccgtcacgg
    10141 atttggggtc attcgtcagt tcaattccat caacacggat ggtgcctttc tggtgttctt
    10201 ccaatcggtt gatacagcgc accacggtcg atttgccgga ccccgaaggg ccgcagatca
    10261 caaccttttc gcccgacttg atgccaagat tgatgtcctt caaaacatgg aaatcgccgt
    10321 accatttatt gacattcaca agttcgattg ccgtttcgct cactggccgg gctcccttgg
    10381 tatgaagttt tcctgggaag aaatattttt cttgaggtta acgttgcact tgacgttaaa
    10441 tcaagcatca aaaatgctag tatacaacgg caatcaatga acaaccaacg ggagcactca
    10501 gatgaaaaac ctactcagga cggccgctgc ggcagccatc ggactggccc ttgccggggc
    10561 cgcacaggcc cagtcagcgc tgaacgaaat ccttgatggc ggtgtcctga aggttggcac
    10621 aaccggtgac tggaatccga tgaccctgcg cgaccctgcg accaacagct acaaagggta
    10681 tgacatcgac atcatgaccg agctggccaa cgacctgggg gtcgaggtcg agtttgttcc
    10741 gaccgactgg aaaacgctgg tcaacggcgt ggtctcgggc aaataccaca tgaccggttc
    10801 ggcttcgatc tcgccgccac gcatgaaggt tgcgggtttc tcggaaagct acatctcggt
    10861 cgaactctat cctttcacga ccaaggacaa ggccgaccgt ttcaacggct acgactcgat
    10921 caaccagcct gacgtcaagg ttgcaacaac ccttggcacc acattcgaaa aacgcgcgcg
    10981 cgaatggttc ccgaatgcgg atatcaaggt ggtcgaggcc cctgcccgcg gatttcagga
    11041 ggttctggcc ggacgtgccg acgtctttat cacgtcaaac atcgaaggcg cgacgctgga
    11101 agccaaattt ccggttgtcc ccgttgcagg cgccgaggcg cgttctcctt cgcccatcgc
    11161 catgctgctg ccacaggacg atcaggtgtg gatcaattac gtgaacaact ggatcaaagt
    11221 gaaaaaggcg caggggttct ttgaggccaa caaggaaaaa tgggggcttt gatccccata
    11281 ttcagaaccg ttcgctccgg ccggagcgga cggtctatcc gggcaatgct ttggccagaa
    11341 gcgaaataaa actgaccttg tccgtcttta gctcaaccgc cccatgggtc gtactggaat
    11401 cataactcag actgtcgccg gggcgcatgt ggtacaagcc ttcgccgcac cgaaagatca
    11461 tttcgccctc ggttacatgc acgaactctg ccccttcatg ctgatacagc ggacccggcg
    11521 gcaaggggcc ttcaagcgtg acaaggaagc tttcgaagct cacgtggctg gcttcggcac
    11581 gtccgatcag tttgaacgca tgcccaaaat cgctacccat acgctgaacc gtcatgccct
    11641 cgccggcggc cacaaaggat acatccgtca cttcggcagt tccggcgaag aaattgatca
    11701 gcggaacgcc cgtggccttc gccaacgcct caagcgaact cagcgaagcg gaaacctgtc
    11761 cccgctcgat cttggaaatc atcgctggcg agacattggc gcgcgccgac agttcagcga
    11821 tcgtcaggcc ggccagaacc ctatgggctt tgaccgctgc gccgattacc tgatccagcc
    11881 ggggcttttc cccttcgatg ggtgcggaac cttccatgca cgcagcgtaa cgccccggta
    11941 caaaaaggga aagcgcgcgt aaccgtaagg acacatgatg caactggaac acatgacctg
    12001 gtacgaagtt gacgaccgcc ttggcagtgg ctgcgcggtg atgcttccta tcggttcgac
    12061 cgaacaacac gggccgatcg ggcggatcgg gaccgacacg atctgtgccg gggccgtcgc
    12121 actgcgcgcc gctgatctgt gtgacgcgat cgtggcaccc gccctggcct acacgcccgc
    12181 acccttcaac gctgcctttc ccggcacggt ttccgttacc ccggatgtgt tcacccttta
    12241 cgcaagggaa atcattgaag gccttttggc gcagggcttt tctggcgtct tcatcgttaa
    12301 cggccatggt gcgaacattg caccgctgca ggccataagc gccgacctgc ccccgaacgc
    12361 cttgatcatc cgcagctggt gggagcctga acccgtcaac gcattgcggc gaacgctata
    12421 cggagaatgg gaagggatgc acgccacccc gtccgaagtt gccatcacgc aatccttgtt
    12481 gggcgccata tccgacgaac gcgccgatga gccgccgcaa aagctgaccc ctcaatacct
    12541 gcgtgatcac agcggagacc gtcacgggcc gcccgatgaa caccgcgcag aattcccgga
    12601 cgggcgggtc ggatcccatt ccgcgctggc cacgcctaca gacggagccc gactgttgga
    12661 gatggcggct caagccatct cacgggagtt tcttgatttt caaaaggcaa ggaagcaaag
    12721 ttgacaacac ttggtgccag atttttagtt gcactaaaat aaattttgat cttacccaca
    12781 ttcttctgtt caatggtcag aacaaatgga atgcaggaga gaccggatgc aagctccgac
    12841 aacgcgggca aaaaccaagg ggcagccgac cgaattgggt caggcgatcc ggcgacgccg
    12901 aaaggcgatg gggctgacgc tggatcaggt tgccaagaaa gccgatctga ctactggctt
    12961 tctgtcgcag gtcgagcgtg ggctcagctc tccctcttta acctctctca tggcaattgc
    13021 cgcggctttg caaacaacca ttgaacagct gctgagcgtt ccacaggtct tttccgagtt
    13081 tgtcgccaag gatagcagac agacctattc ccttggtttg cgcgggcggt tttacgagaa
    13141 actcgggccg ggatttctgg gcgctctgtt ccacccgcag atcgttcatc gtccgccggg
    13201 gcacatatcg gaacgtatgt gccacagcgg tgaagccttt tgctatctgc aagccggtca
    13261 actggaatac catctgggtg atcgtgtttt tatcatgtca cccggtgacg tggttcatca
    13321 cgacacatcg acgcctcact attccgttgt cctgggcgaa accgaggccg tcgaactgtg
    13381 ggttacaacc tctccgatca aggattccgc gccaccagac agcggttagg actgcgaaaa
    13441 actcagtccc ggaatgccgc ggtctaaaaa agtttcatct tttgctaaaa aaaactttag
    13501 taaaactaag aatcgcttaa tgtccctccg caggagcaag aagatttgcg ggaggagaag
    13561 aagatgaagc tgaagacact attgggcgcc acggtcgccg cgacgcttgc gctgcccgtt
    13621 ctggcgcaag aacgcggggg cacattgaac tttgcccgct atgacggatc gcgccttatc
    13681 gatccgatct acgcggaccg caaccccgat atctggatgg ttggcagcct gttcgacacg
    13741 cttttgcgca gcagccccga tggcaactcg gtcgaacccg ggcttgcaga agactatgca
    13801 gtgtcagagg acggcaagac cgtatccctg accccgcgag aaggtatcca gttcgctgac
    13861 ggctcgccca tgtcgggcgc ggatgtggtc ttttcgctgg atcgcgcccg caaccctgac
    13921 ctgagcccat gggctggtct actggggtcg attgacgcgg tgtccgcgga tggaaacgcg
    13981 atcaccatcg ctttgaaaga ccccgatccc accctgttgt cgatgttggc catattcaac
    14041 accgccatcg tttcgaaagc cgcattcgac gcagccgcag gtgaaacgga tcaggacaaa
    14101 tccgctgcca tttttgcggc cacaagcgca ggcgtcggct ccggcccgtt ctatttgtgc
    14161 ggctttgaac aaggggccag catggatttc tgcgccaacg agcattactg gcgcatggcc
    14221 gcggatggca aagccctgcc ctatctggac ggcgtccatt tcgagatcgt tcccgatgat
    14281 gcaacccgca ttctacgcct ccaggcggga gaggttgatg cagccgagtt catcccgttc
    14341 agccgcgtgg ccgagcttga ggccgatccg aacatcaaca tgcagctgta tccgtcaaca
    14401 cggatcatct attcgccgat caacacccat gagacacgcg ccgacggttc ccccaacccg
    14461 ctggcagacc cccgcgtgcg gcaggcgctg aactatggaa ccaacaagga tgctctgatc
    14521 ggtgtggttc tgcacggtgc gggccaaccc atgagctcac cgctgatggc caaagcaacg
    14581 caatatgcgg ccgatctgag cccgctctat agctatgatc ttgaaaaagc caaagggttg
    14641 atcgcggatg ccggggtcgc ggacggcacg caggtgactc tgaccacgct ggccggatcc
    14701 gccgatgacg caacaatttt cgccgcgctt cagcaaatgt ggggcgagtt gggaattgat
    14761 ctggtggtcg aacaggtcga cggcgccacg cgcggggcca agaaccgctc gggtgagttt
    14821 gacattcaca cctatggctg ggtcaacgat gtgaacgatc ccagccaggt tgtcggctgg
    14881 ctgggctaca caccgactgc caaggctgtc ggcaccggtt gggagaacgc agagttcaac
    14941 accctgttcg aagaggccgc caaagacatg gacccggact ctcgaaaggc caagttcgac
    15001 cgcatgcagg cactttatgc cgaggcagcc cccttgctgt tcatgtatga aacacctttc
    15061 gctgtcgcgc tggggacggc ggtcgagggc tatgttcaga ccccgcttgg caataacatc
    15121 ttcgatgaag ccacagtcag ccgctaagag ctgatccctt gcctcgccgc accctgcggc
    15181 ggggcccttt gcggagcgtc gaattgtcca gcctgtccta catcttcaaa cggcttttgc
    15241 tgatgatccc gaccttcttt ctggtcatga tcatcatatt tatgctggtg cgcctgttgc
    15301 ccggtgatcc ggccatcgcc atggccgggg accgcgcatc tgacgccgat attgctgcaa
    15361 tccgggaaag actgggtctg acggaaccga tgccagtgca attctggctg tttctgacca
    15421 atactctgca gggcgatctg ggccgttcga tcctgatgcg gacggatgtc gtgggcgtca
    15481 ttgccgatcg attgccgatc acggttttcc tgacgattta ctcggttgtg ctatccctga
    15541 tcatcgctgg tccgctggcc tttgtcgcgg cgctcaatcg cggccgctgg cccgatgcgg
    15601 tgatccgcac tgtgttccag atcggcctgt cgatgccggt gttttacatc ggactggttc
    15661 tgctgacctt tttggcggcg cagttgcgcc tgttcccggt gggtggctat ggcgacacgt
    15721 ttggtgagcg tctctatcac ctgtttctgc cttcggtgac cgtggcgctt tatacttcgg
    15781 ccatgatcat gcggaacttg cgcagcgcga ttatcgaggt tctggatgcc gagtatgtcc
    15841 agttcgcccg cgccaagggt ctgccgccgc gcctgatcct tggccgtcac gtgttgcgca
    15901 acgcgctgat ctccacggtc accctgctgg gcctgtccat cggcaatctg atgagcggaa
    15961 cgctggttac cgagactgtc tttgcggtgc ccggaatggg acggctgatg ctggaagcga
    16021 tctttgcgcg cgactacccg ctgatacagg ggctgaccct gaccttcgcg cttctggttt
    16081 cgctggtctt tctgatgacg gacctgttcc aaagccgcct ggacccaagg atgcgcctgc
    16141 aatgagtgac gtgcctttca cagccgaccg cccatccctt gcccgcgccg ccttgcgcaa
    16201 gccgggtttt gtggccggtt tgctgatcat cgggttatcg accctgctgg ccatctttcc
    16261 cggagcgttt gctccttacg atccaaatgc aattgactat ctggcggtgc gtcagccgcc
    16321 atcatgggag cacccgttcg gcaccgacct gctaggccgt gacagcttgt cccgcgtgat
    16381 ctgggcttat caggtcaata tgcaaatggc gatcttcggc acagtttttg ctctggtgac
    16441 gggtgtcatc atcggagctc tggtcggata ttaccggagc attgccgatc tgatcttcgg
    16501 acggatcgtc gatgcggtca tcacatttcc atttctggtg ctggtgatcg cggtagtcgc
    16561 cgttttgggg ccgggcctta tcaacatgta tatcgccata tcagtggtct actgggtcta
    16621 ttacgcgcgt ctgatgcgag ccgaggtgat cgcgcagatg ggcaatgact atgcggccgc
    16681 cggggtcgtc atgggctatt ccgaccggcg catcatcttc cgtcacctgc tgcccaatgc
    16741 catcaccccg gtcattgtct actggatgac tgacatggcg ctggtgatct tgctgggttc
    16801 gtcgctgggc tatcttgggt tgggcgcgca gccaccgcag gcggaatggg gcgtgctgat
    16861 cgccgagggg cgcaatttca tctcgaccgc atggtggctc agcctgatgc ccggtttggc
    16921 aatcgttttg acgggccttg gcttttcgct gctgggcgac gggctggccg atctgctgag
    16981 accacgggga aaagagatga ctgaacgaac tcccatcctc gaggttcagg ggcttaacac
    17041 cactttccac cgcaacggcc gggaactgcc ggccctgcgc gacgtcagct tcagcgtggc
    17101 tcgtggcgag gttctggggc tggtcggtga aagcagttcg ggcaaaagcg tcaccctgcg
    17161 ctcgatcatc ggactggcgc ggcgttatgg cgatgtcagc gggcaggtcc gctggcaggg
    17221 ccgcgatctg gtgccgctgc cggaccgcgc tctgcggcag gtccaggggc gcgagatcgc
    17281 gatgatcttt caggaaccca tgacctcgct gaacccattg ctgacagtgg gtctgcaact
    17341 ggaggagaca ttgcgcgcac atacggatct gtccggaaaa gcccggcgcg accgggcggt
    17401 cgagatgctg gatctggtcg gtatcccctc ggcggcgcaa aggctcaggg attacccgca
    17461 ccagttctcc ggtggtatgc gccaacgggt catgatcgca atcgcactgg ccgccaaccc
    17521 caggttgctg ctggcggatg agccgactac ggcgctggat gtgaccattc aggcgcagat
    17581 cctcgatctg attctgcgtc tggcggacga gatggaaatg ggcgtcgtcc ttgtcactca
    17641 tgatctgggc gtggtcgccc aaacctgtga caacgtggcg gttatttatg caggccggat
    17701 cgtcgaacag gggccggttc gggatgtgct gcgcgaaccc cgccatcctt acacagttgg
    17761 cctgatgcgc tcggttccgg aaaatcttac acctcggacg ccgctttatt ccgtgccggg
    17821 tgttcctcca tctctggacg cgcttccgca gggatgcgcc tttgcgccac gctgcgaggc
    17881 ctgcatccag ccctgccagc aggaccgccc ggttctgtcg gtgatcgcgg acagcaggca
    17941 ggtggcctgc ttcaaccctg tgaccaaggc cgaaggaaac gccgcatgaa caatgccgtg
    18001 atcgaaatac gcgacctgca tcagcggttt gccctgggtc gcagcctttc tgatcttgcc
    18061 accggccggc cgggtcgcgt ggtgcgggcg ctgaatggcg tcagcctgga tcttatccgg
    18121 ggtgaaacgc ttggcgtcgt cggcgaatcc ggttgcggga aatccacgct ggcccgctgc
    18181 atcgttcgat tgcatagccc cagtgacggg acgatccgtt tcgaggggca ggatatcttc
    18241 gaagatgcag gcggcgaccg cagttacaac cggcgcgttc agatgatgtt ccaggacccc
    18301 tattcctcgc tgaacccacg catgacaacg ggccagattc tgtccgaggc gttggcggtc
    18361 cacgacatgc gcaccaaagc gaacatcccc gcccgtgtcg cggaactgct ggaccttgtg
    18421 cgtctgcctc aggacgctca gcacaaactg ccgcacgagt tttccggtgg ccagcgacag
    18481 cgcatcgcca ttgcccgcgc actggcggtc gagcccgaag tgctgattgc ggatgaactg
    18541 gtttcggcgc tggatgtgtc ggtgcaggcg caggtggtca acttgctgct ggacctgcag
    18601 caaaaactgg gcctgaccat cctgtttgtg gctcacgacc tgcgactggt gcggcatgtg
    18661 tcaaatcgcg ttgcggtgat ctatctgggc cggatcgtcg aaatcggcga tagcgagaca
    18721 ttgttctccg cccctgccca tccctacagg caggcgcttt tgtctgccgc gccatccctg
    18781 aacccggatg atcggggcaa ggccatcccg cttgaaggag agttgccctc gcccctgaac
    18841 atgccatcgg gctgcccgtt ccatgtccgc tgtcgccacg catccgagat ttgcaggacc
    18901 gatactcctg ccctgatgcc gttcgaaaat cgcggccggg tcgcctgcca ccacgtcaaa
    18961 gagatcaacg cccatgcctg accgcgctcg gatcgtttta gccctgcgcg acgagatgcg
    19021 cacccgtggt cttaatgcat ttgttctgcc ccgctacgat gcgcatcagg ccgaatacgt
    19081 cgcgccgcat gacgaacggc tggcctatgt gaccggcttc accggtactg ccggactggc
    19141 catcgtgaca ggtgacactg tcgccatgtt tgttgatgga cgatatgtgg ttcaggctgc
    19201 caatcaatgc ccggaacctt tgttctcgca tcaccatctg cacgacgagc cgcctgaatt
    19261 ctggctggcc accgttgccg aacagggctg gtccgtcggg tttgacgcca tgcacctgcc
    19321 gcccgttttg catgaccgct tcacggatgc gctgaatgga tcgcgcgccc gttttgtcgc
    19381 cgttgaagac aaccctgttg acgcgatctg gcccaatcag cccgcgccgc ccaacggcat
    19441 catctctgcc tttccgacac aattcacggg tgtaggcgcg gatgaaaaga tctctcagct
    19501 tgtcgcaacc ctgcaaagcg gcgaggtcga tctgctggtg gaaacacagc cggacaacat
    19561 agcatggctt ctcaatgtgc gcggttcgga tgtggcttat tgtccggttc cacagtcttt
    19621 tttgttggcg cgttcatcgg gtcaggttga ctggttcgtc gaaaccaaaa aattcagccc
    19681 agaaatctgc gatcatctgc ccgacaccgt gacgctgcat ccgccagcag catttctacc
    19741 gaccctttcg gagttgtcgg gtcgtggcgc gtgcgtgcaa tacgatgccg aattttcccc
    19801 ggctgcggtg cgtctggccc tcgaccggtc atctgcacaa ggtcgagcgg ccagcagtcc
    19861 gctgacgctg tccaaggccc ggaaaaatcc aacggaaata gaaggcctgc gtgcttgtca
    19921 cgttgaagac gccatcgcgt ggaccgagtt ctgtggttgg ctacacgctg aggtccccgc
    19981 gcgagcctct ctcaacagac aagtgaccga gcgtgaagca aaagacaaaa ttcagtcctg
    20041 ccgccgcgac cgtgccgggc atcttgagga aagcttcaat accatttcgg ccgcgggtgc
    20101 gaatgctgcc atgtgccatt acgcgaccat tccggaggat gcggcaacaa ttgaccctga
    20161 agggacatat ctgctggatt ccggcggcca gtatgagacc ggcacaaccg acgccacccg
    20221 cagctttgcc ttcggaaagg tcaggcccga tgggtatgac cgcgcctata ccgccgtgtt
    20281 taaagcgttc cacgccctag caacactgcg gtttccaccc ggcacacagg gccaccacat
    20341 cgacgccatc tgccgccgcc ctttgtggga tctggggttg gactatgatc acggaaccgg
    20401 acatggcatc gggcatcgcc tttccgtaca cgaacacccg cagcgtatag gcaagccata
    20461 caacccggtg gatcttgtgc cgggtatgat cctgtccatc gagccggggt attatgagat
    20521 gggccggttc ggcattcgta tcgaaaacct gttcgagatc gtcgaagagg acgatggctt
    20581 catggtgttt tccaacctca catggatacc gatccagact gatatgctgc ttactgacaa
    20641 gttgtcccaa gcggaacgaa gctggctgaa cgcatataac gccgaggtcc tgcgccggat
    20701 cagttcgcag caatcacccg ccgggcgtgc atgggccgag agagcctgcg cagccattgc
    20761 ttgacgggtt gttcagtacc tcgcaacggt tccaaatatt ccggaatgga acttgtgcac
    20821 agggccccgg ctcaaaacgg gtcgaagcca tgtaagaaac ttgcatgatg ggaagacaaa
    20881 gttcaggctt aatcagcgaa gtgacaggac agtccggtca tttgtccatc gggtcgcttt
    20941 cagcatattc cagaagagaa gtgacatctg aaatccgcgc gtggttgcga tcgatgacga
    21001 ctccggttgc cttgaggcgc gaaaatgcgc ggctcaggct ttcgggcttc attccaaggc
    21061 gtccggcgat cagcatcttg tcatagggca gcaccacctc gcaggcaccg ctgtcgcgat
    21121 cgcaaagacc cagcaggaat tttgccaccc tctgtgcccc ggtttgcgcc ttcagttgct
    21181 ccaactgcgc caccagtgaa tgcaggtgcg taaatgttgc cgccagtatc gagataccga
    21241 tttcggggtc ttccttcatc agagatatca gcacagggat cgggatatgc atcacctgac
    21301 aacgcgacac ggcctcggca gagaccggat agggcatatt gcgcaacgcc accgcctcgc
    21361 caaagctttc gcccttggtg aaaacgctga ccactgcctc ggcaccggac ggagacatcc
    21421 ggaacagttt gatccaccca gccagaacca cgtgaacggc ctgagccgtc tcttcctgca
    21481 gaaagatggt ttccccacgg tcgtattcgc gccagatggc ttggctcagt aacgtatcta
    21541 catgttgctc tggcaagctc ctgagcagca aagactgccg ggcaactgcc ttttcggctt
    21601 catgggccac gaatattccc ctttttcagg ccgggtctcc gaccggtatt ttccttgctt
    21661 tatggctatg ccaaagccat cgcccaggca ccagcccttt cccgcccacc aacttgacta
    21721 ttgtcatgtc acgcctcggc cgcagcgatt aacctcgctg caaagccagc aatccgggga
    21781 gcacacacca tggactacga gcgatttttt agtcaaagcc tcgacgcatt gcgggatgag
    21841 ggaaactaca gggttttcat cgatttgcaa cgccaccgcg gcgcttttcc aaatgcgcgg
    21901 caaaccgatg gcgatatcca gcgcgatgtg cggatctggt gctcgaacga ctatctgggc
    21961 atgggtcagc atccggatgt gatcaacgcg atgcaaaatg cgttgaatcg ctgcggcgca
    22021 ggtgcgggtg gaacgcgcaa catttccggc acaacccacg atcatgtgtt gctcgaggcg
    22081 gaactggctg acctgcacgg gaaagaagcc gcgctgctgt ttacgtccgg ttacgtttcg
    22141 aactgggccg cgcttggtac acttgcggcg aaaattcctg gtctgatcgt gttctccgac
    22201 gcgctgaatc atgcctcgat gatcgagggc attcgccact cacgggcgca aaaggtgatc
    22261 tggcaacaca acgaccttgc cgatctcgag gccaaactgg ccgccgctga ccccgatgcg
    22321 cccaagatga tcgcctttga atccgtttac tcaatggacg gggatatcgc cccgatcaaa
    22381 gagatctgcg acctggccga caagtacggg gcgatgactt acctggatga agttcacgcc
    22441 gttggcctct atggtccacg tggcggcggc atcgccgaac gtgaagggct gatggaccgc
    22501 ctgaccgtca tcgaaggcac gcttggcaaa gcgttcggag tagtgggcgg ttatatcgca
    22561 gcgtcggtcg ccttatgcga tttcgtgcgc agcttcgcca gtggattcat ctttacgacc
    22621 gccctgccgc cggcgattgc agccggggca gcggcatcaa ttcggcatct gaaacagtcg
    22681 aacgccgagc gcggtttgca gaaggcccgt gtggaacagg tccgggccag actggatgcc
    22741 gaaggcatcc cgcatcttcc caaccccagt cacatcattc cggtgatggt gggtgatccg
    22801 gtgaaatgca aattcatttc ggacacgctg ttggaagaat tcggcattta tatccagccg
    22861 atcaactatc cgaccgttcc caaaggcacc gagcgtcttc ggatcacgcc gtcgcccgtc
    22921 catactgacg cagatatcga tcatcttgtc ggcgcactgt ccgcgctgtg gcaacgctgt
    22981 cagattgccc ggcggccgat ggccgcgcag tgataccggc ttgaaaattg tataaaatgg
    23041 ccgccctttc gggcggcttt ttctatcata ccaggtagag gccaaaaacc gtgactgaaa
    23101 acccggtcaa taccatcgta aagcctcgta gccagccggg gctgtccgtc aggtcgaggt
    23161 agcgcgcgag gatgaggcgc gccttgagca aagccaaaag caggattcca ccccctattg
    23221 tcgcaggcgc cgcaggcagc agggtcagaa gcgcggatgc caggctgagc gccagtagtc
    23281 caagccaggc ctttgttagc gggttcggga gcctccggcg ggagtatttg ggaaaagatg
    23341 aagaggcggc catgatgttc atcccagcag gtagatgacc gggaacagca tgatccaaac
    23401 caggtcgacc atgtgccaga actgggcgcc tgcctcgaca tttcggggtt catcccgcca
    23461 ggcgaccagc aggaggatga aggctccggc cagcacatgt gcggcgtgaa atccggtcag
    23521 cagataatag aagagaaaga acgggtgggt ttcgtagctg ataccctgcg ctgctttgcc
    23581 ggcatattcc acccctttga tgacaaggaa aaccagtccc agcagggacg cacccaacag
    23641 ggccaatcgg gcggtattcc ggcgggcatc ccgccgccag cgcagtgcct gtgcggccag
    23701 atagccagac gtgacaagaa cgatggtgtt caatgcagct ccggtgcggt gaagatgcga
    23761 ctgggcttcg gcaaatcctg cggggtcagt cagacgcacg cccatgaagg cgatcagccc
    23821 tgccccaaac accagcagtt cactgatgat cagcacccac atcagcaatt cgccgggcag
    23881 ttcgtcgatc agggtggtgt cgctcatgcg ccgaccagtt gtcggtagat ttgcggcagg
    23941 gccattgtca gccggtgcgg gtccgggatg acggcaaagc caccctgccc gaacatgcgc
    24001 gggaaccagc ttttgccggt cttgtcgatg gtgacgccaa agaccgaatg accggcacgg
    24061 cgggcttcgc gcacggccat acaggtatcc tcgatcccgt ggcggccctc gtaatggtca
    24121 aggtcgttgg gtttgccatc ggtgatgacc agaagcaggc ggcgcttgcg agattgcgcg
    24181 gccagatcgg cagaacagtg gcgaattgcg gctccgagcc gggtgtagtg ccccggtcgc
    24241 agcgaagcga tacgttgctc gaccttcggc cccatgggtt cgtcaaatcg tttgcaacgc
    24301 tgaacgtata cgcgttcgcg tttcagcgaa ctgaaggcgt ggatggcgaa atcgtcgccg
    24361 caggcattca ggccccaggc cagcgccgcc agcgcctcgc gttctatgtc gatcacagcg
    24421 cggccggcga cggcgctttc ggtcgagcgg ctgacatcca gcaagatcga caccgccaga
    24481 tcgcgggcct cggggcggga ttgcatccag acgcgttcgt tgctttcccc gcttgcgaga
    24541 cggtcggtag cagcccgcac ggcggcttcg atgtcgagtt gatcaccgtc cagatgacct
    24601 ctggtcatga cccgaccggg gcgcagggct tcgaactggc gtttgacggc acgaatgcgg
    24661 cgggccgtgg cggggtcctt gccgaactcg gctgcatcct cgcggatatc ggcgtcggac
    24721 agcagaacgt tgacgtggtc gggcaggtat tgaccggtgc gcacgtccca ttcaggatag
    24781 agggtgcggc ctgacaggcg ttctcggttc acgtcttctg gcgcgagatc gaggtggagt
    24841 tttaacttgg tcggcggcgc cttggagatc tgaccgaggc cgatctcctc ctgatcgtcg
    24901 gccgctttct tcgcgttgtc ggggtcatca tcgtcgatac gacggttgat gttcaaaaac
    24961 tcggcccaac tgagtattgc ttcgaacttg tgcaggatga aactgtcgct gcgcgaagcc
    25021 tggtcagatt ttcggcgccg cgcgcggtgg gtcttttcac cggattcttc gggtgggcct
    25081 tctgtatccg ggttttcaac ctcgttatgt tcggaaaacc cgacggcgcg caactcgggc
    25141 cacagcggga ccgggcggaa atgctgatag ccgcgcgggg cggtgagatc gtcactcagt
    25201 gccaaaagct cttgggcttg cggtgacagg ggcgtggggt cacccagcat gttgcggaca
    25261 acctcttcga ccgccgcctc gagcggtggc aggccgggta tgttccgttg atacagaacg
    25321 cccttgcaga gttcagcgta cagcgggcgc agaccggggg cattttccaa tgtcgcctcg
    25381 accatgtgcc gggcagcgac cagtgcgcgc aggtcgccgc gcagaggatc gtcttcgtca
    25441 attcttgttg cggcatgggc ggcagttgcg gccagccaga cataaagcgc gccgtttgct
    25501 tcgcgcgcgg ggaatacggc cagccggtcc ggcaagcgca gtacttcccc gtcgaacgac
    25561 gcgcgcggca tcagttcggt ttcggtcgcc agacggcggc gccagccgag acggtggcgc
    25621 gaaacttcag gagagaccgg gcgcaattcg acgcccggac tgccccccag tccccggaag
    25681 aggactgcca gccgccccgc gacctcagag aggtcgaccg cggctccaac atgcacctca
    25741 ggtgcatcga ggcggctggc aagggtgtgc cacagtttcc cgatcgtttc ttcgggttcc
    25801 catggctcaa attcgatcct gaccatcggc cggcctcacc caaagacagc cgtgacaaga
    25861 tcgaggagcc cgcgtttgat gtcctcatca tcagtcagag gttcgatcat tgcggcaagg
    25921 atggcgcggt cggtggacat gccctgtgcg atcagcgtcg ccgcatagac aaccagacga
    25981 gtggaaacac cttcctcaag atcctgaccc ttgagcccgc gcagcttgtt cgccagccgg
    26041 atcagcggtt tgcagcgctc cagcgccagc ccgctttcct gggcgacaac ctcggcctcc
    26101 atctcgggcg acgggaagtc gaactccagc gagatgaacc gctgccgggt cgagggtttc
    26161 agggttttca ggatattctg gtaaccgggg ttgtacgagg ccaccagcat gaaaccgggt
    26221 gcggcctcaa gctcttcgcc cgtgcggtcg atcggcagga tgcgccggtc gtcggtcagc
    26281 gggtgcagaa cgacggtgac gtccttgcga gcctcgacta cctcatcaag gtagcagatt
    26341 gcaccttcac gtactgcgcg ggtcaggggg ccatcgaccc agacggtctc gccgcctttc
    26401 agcaagtagc ggccgatcag gtcggcggca gcgaggtcat catggcaggc cacggtgtaa
    26461 agcgggcggc caaggctggc ggccatatgg gccacaaagc gggtcttgcc gcagcccgtc
    26521 ggtcctttca gcaagaccgg caggttgttg gtataggcgg cggcgaacac atcgcattcg
    26581 tcgccctggg ggaggtagaa gggggcgtca gccgcccccg ttcccatttg tatggagccg
    26641 tccatatcca ttactccgca ggtgtttcgg ctgcgccggg ttcaatgatc tctttccggg
    26701 gaacccagat cgagtagatg aacagcagcg caccaaggac cacgaccaga ccagaaccaa
    26761 gacgcatcca gtagaagatc tcgatctgat cctgcacatc catgaagtag tcaccgacca
    26821 cccgttgcat gtgagtctga acagtaccgg caaaggtcag cacgaaggtc atgaagacca
    26881 tgccgctggt catcagccag aaggacgcca tgttgagaac ctgattgtag ggatcgcggt
    26941 tcttgaggat cggcatggca tagctgaaga tcgccaggtt gaggcagaca taggcaccgt
    27001 agaaggcaag gtgaccgtga gccgcggtga tctgtgtgcc gtgggtatag tagttcaccc
    27061 cgtgcagcgt gtgcaggaag ccccagacac cggcaccgaa gaacgccagc gtggcacagc
    27121 ccagcgacca caacagggcg gccttgttgg ggtggtcacg gcggcccttc cagaccatga
    27181 cgaaggcaaa ggccatcatc gcgaagaacg ggatcacctc gaggctcgag aagatcgaac
    27241 cgatccactg ccagtacgca ggcgtaccga tccagtagta gtggtggcca gtgccgagga
    27301 tgcctgagaa cagggccgcg gcaacgatga catagagcca tttctcgacg atctcacggt
    27361 caacgccggt cagcttgagc atcagatagg ccaggatcga ggccatgatc agttcccaca
    27421 caccttcgac ccacaggtgg acaacgtacc accagtattg tttgtccaag gacaggttgc
    27481 cggggttgta gaaagcgaac aggaacaaaa gcgccagacc ccacagaccc aacaaaagga
    27541 tgttggtgat agcggtcttt ttgcccttca gaacggtcat cgacacgttg tataggaaga
    27601 tcagcgcagc cacgacgata cccgccttga cccatttggg ctgttccagg aactcgcgcc
    27661 cttctttgcc cagcagccag ttgccttcga acaggttgaa gacataggtc acgaccacgc
    27721 ccagcgtgcc gacgaccaga atgatcagct gcagataggc cagcttgggc gagtggatct
    27781 cgcgctcggc ctcttccggg atcaggaagt aagcagcgcc gaagaagccc aggatcagcc
    27841 agacgatcag cgagttggtg tgaagcatcc gcacgatatt gaacggcaga agctcactca
    27901 ggaagtttgg cgatacatag atcagtccgg ccagcaggcc gccgatcacc tggatcgcga
    27961 acaggcccat tgccactgcg aagtaggcgt aggcgatttt ttgggattcg tatttcattg
    28021 tccttgtccc tttctcagcc tgcctcgttg ggcggccagc cctgagcgtc gatattgtcc
    28081 gtccagatca ggaagttggt caggtcgcgg agttcttcgt cgctgaggtt gaaattgggc
    28141 atctgtcggc gaccgggaat gccggtcggc tgcgcctcca tccagccctt gagggattca
    28201 aaggctgatt ccgggtcgtc cagcaccccc caacgggtca tcacgttacc gacttccggg
    28261 gcgaagtagg ccccttcgcc gagaatcgag tgacagttga tgcaggcgtg tttttcccag
    28321 acgtgcttgc cgcgaaccac actttcgtca agctttgccg cgttttcgga attgacgata
    28381 tacaggtggg aatgggccga cagggccaga aagattagaa tgaagaacag tgacccgcca
    28441 tagaatatat tgcgagccat gctctttgtc atgacttctc gcatcgcgct ctcctttgcg
    28501 cagattagct agtttgctca gaatggcggg tgggtcatgg tatcgcctta acgaaagtca
    28561 agacttgcga caggaaatca gattcagttt gagtgcccca gccgtggacc cgtcagcgca
    28621 ggccacatgg cgatcagata cagcacaaag gcgctgaccc agagaccatc ggacagcagc
    28681 atcgcaacta gatagccaga ttccatatcc gccgcgatcc agcgcgagat cgctgccgcg
    28741 gccatcagtc cataggccac gaccatcggg ccgggtgcga tcagatcccg tccgctgtgc
    28801 cccagcgcag ctcggctcat gaccgcaagg gtcatgccgc ccacgcaacc gatgcccaga
    28861 acgtgcagcg cagcaacctc gttgccgaaa cccaatgccg caagccccca aagaatcagc
    28921 cccagcgcca gcattccaag tcccaggtgc agcgcgagca ggattggctg ccgcgcggac
    28981 cagatcatgc gccagcgcaa catgcgcagg atttgcacac cgccaagggc cagccccagc
    29041 actccggccg tgcccgtcgc gcccaatacc agaacgccac agggcagaac caaggccaga
    29101 atcatgcccg ccttgtccag gcccgccacc gagaccggcc agttcgcctc gggctctccg
    29161 gcgcgtttca ttgcattgcg tgtaaaggcg ggagtgatcc ggccccccag aatggcgatc
    29221 atcgcacaga gtgtcagcaa gcctgctcgc agacctgttt gcagtgtgtc gcttgtaata
    29281 ccagcccatt ccagatgggt cagcaggttc gcgacccaga tgaggcttag cagcaggaga
    29341 aacaccatgt tctgcggctt gggacggcgg atgagcagtg tggcgatctt ggctgccaga
    29401 attggcacaa aggccagatc caaaaccgcg accacaagcg gcggcagtat cccggaaaac
    29461 cacattgcca tccggccggc cagccagacc cctgccgcca gtgcgatgaa gcgagcccgc
    29521 gcgtcgggcg caccggtcca gttcggcacc gcggtcagga agaaccctcc caaagctgct
    29581 gtggcatagc cgaaaatcat ctcatgcgcg tgccacatag gcggtgtcat gccgtaatcc
    29641 ggtgccaaat acggcaccgc cagccacagc ccccagacaa ggccgacaaa caagccgtag
    29701 agacctgcag acaggaaaaa aactcggaat ccttcaccaa aaatacgggt gatgatcgtg
    29761 ggcatttctg ctctcctaga ccgttttgcc acacgtagca gcccggcggc ccggatgact
    29821 taaccaaaat caaaaccgtc gcaaaacatg acccggaaac acctctttta ttaggaatta
    29881 tttttgcatt tcagtctgtg tacaaacccg tttccgtccc ttccgttgac tttggtcaag
    29941 gataacatct ccgtgatgtt tcagtctcca gcctgcctca ccagcaaatg gagagtgatc
    30001 atgtcacttg gaatcagcta caacaaaact ggccgcgcct ttggggtcgg tttggcgatg
    30061 ctgctgggca gcgtcgctgc accagtcttc gccgaagagc caacattgag cgacgaagcg
    30121 tttgaatcgt ccaaacagct ctatttcgag caatgcgcag gttgccacgg cgttctgcgt
    30181 aaaggcgcca caggcaaaaa ccttgaaccc cactggaaga aaaccgcagc cgatggcacc
    30241 gtgaccgaag gcggcaccct cgcgcttggg caggaacgtc ttgaaaagat catcgcctgg
    30301 gggaccgaag gcggcatgaa caacttctcg gacatcatga ccgagcagga aatcaaggac
    30361 atggcgacat acattatgat ggaggccccc aagccgcctg agatgtcgct ggaacagatg
    30421 aaagcgacac gcaaggtcta tgtcgaagaa gccgactatc cgaccgaacc gctgcatggc
    30481 cgcaactggg agaacttctt tgtcgtcatc gaacgtgacg taggtaaagt ggccgtgatc
    30541 gacggcgaca ccaaagaagt gctgacacac atcccgaccg gttacgctgt ccacgttctg
    30601 aaagcatccg aacaccacag cactaccgaa ccggaacatc cgggccgctt ctggtacacc
    30661 atgggccgcg acggcaagat gaccaagatc gacctctggc agaaacctga gaatatgttg
    30721 gtttccgaag tcaagattgc ctatgacgcc cgcgatgtgg ccgtttccgg cgatggcaaa
    30781 tacgtcatcg gtggtggtta ctggccgccg catttcgcaa tcgtcgatgc ccagaccatg
    30841 gaaccggtca aagttgtatc gacacgcggc gtgaacgtgg acggggacta tgtggaagag
    30901 gcccgcgtgg ccgcaattta caccacaccg aacgagccaa cctggattgt cgcgatcaag
    30961 gaattgggtc agctgtggca ggtcgactat accgaccttg agaacctgcg gatcgacaag
    31021 atcgacagtg ccaagttcct gcatgacggg ttcttcgacc cgacaggccg ttacttccag
    31081 atcgccgcga acgcgtcgaa caagatggtt gtcgtcgaca ccgaaactca caagcttgag
    31141 gcgatgatcg acacggccgc gttgccgcac cccggcccgg gtgccaactg ggttgacccg
    31201 aattgtggtc cggttgctgg tacaacccac cttggtgttg gtgccgtgac cgtctggggc
    31261 aacgacccag agaaccgtcc ggacgatgcc tggaaggtct gctacgaagt ggaaaccgac
    31321 ggccccggcc tgtttatccg cacgcacccg aattcggatt acatctgggc tgaccagacc
    31381 aaacatccgg aaccggaaat tcagcagtcc gttcaggtca tctcgaaaga gaccggcgag
    31441 atcgtgaaaa ccatccagat caccgaagat gaaggcagcg ctgctgttca cttcgagttc
    31501 aacgcggatg gtaccgaggt ctgggtttcc aaatggaacc tgtcggattc gaaagaaccc
    31561 aacggtcaga tcgtgatctt cgacgccaag acgctggaag aaattggccg catcgaaggg
    31621 ctttatgccc cgaccggcaa gttcaacgtc tacaaccgtt cgaaccacgt cacctgacgg
    31681 gatcgcatcc agaaccggaa agggcgggcc cctcgcccgc cctttcctcg tttgacctat
    31741 cagccaaact caccggcctg ccacacaagg cctgacaaga cagccataac ggagcacgga
    31801 tatgacctcc gaaccggata aaaaaccacc gatctggcgc cggtatttcc tgtggggaat
    31861 gcccgtggcc ggtctcgctg ccgcctttgc tgcaggcatc atcttctggg gcggcttcaa
    31921 caccgccatg gaagcgacca acaccgagaa gttctgtgtc tcgtgtcacg agatgcgcga
    31981 ttatatttac accgaataca ccggcacgat ccacgatgtg aaccgttccg gcgtgggcgc
    32041 ggtctgttca gactgccacg tgcccaagga ctggacccac aagatcatcc gcaaaatcca
    32101 ggcctccaaa gagctttatg gcaaaatggt cgggaccatc agcaccccag agaaattcga
    32161 agccaaacgc atccatctgg cgatgaacga atgggagcgg atgaaggcta ccgactcgcg
    32221 cgagtgccgt aactgccacg atttcgaatc gatgatgccc gaattccaga aaccccgcgc
    32281 ccgtcagcag cacctgaacg cgatggaaac cggtcagacc tgtatcgatt gccacaaggg
    32341 gattgcgcac tcgaacatcc gggaccgtgc aaccgacgag tatctggaag agctggaagc
    32401 cccgaaccct gcgtttgtcc ggccgatccc gccagaatat ctagccagcc tcgagaagat
    32461 cgaagccctt gaagctgccg aggccgacgc ggaaaaagcc gccaaacaag cccagcaaga
    32521 ggctgttcag gcccagattg cggccgctgt tgacgccgct gtggcggaag aacgcgccaa
    32581 cgctgcggga gaggcctcgg ccgcgcctgc gggcggcggt ggcagcgacg tcgcttcgaa
    32641 catcgactgg aatgccgtgg ccagtgcgga cctgaaactg ttctaccccg gtcaggcgtc
    32701 gttcgaatgg gtgcaaaacg gcaagaccca cggcggtgcc cgtccgctga ccaagggggg
    32761 cgatcagtgt tcgacctgtc acgccaagga actggacacc atcggaaaca agatcgttgc
    32821 cggtggcgaa ctggaaccga ccccgatccc gggcaaacgt ggggtgatcg acgcaaccgt
    32881 tcaggcggcg catgacgatg aaaacctcta tatccgcctg caatggccgg atgcgggcca
    32941 tagccctgcc ccgttcgttg atggcggcaa aatggacccc gacaaccaga tcaaggtcgc
    33001 catgatgatc accggcacag atattgaact gggtgatcaa gtgggttgct gggcttcatg
    33061 tcacgccgac aacagctaca tgccctttga cccgggtgcg gatgccattg ccgccaatgg
    33121 tgatgttacg ggacggctga ccgcgcagga cacggtgacc aaatacatca gcgaaagccg
    33181 caccgaggtt gaagtcaagg gccgcggtgg caagcccctg ggtggttggg acaagctgca
    33241 gtctgccgag cagattgagc aatacctggc cgacggtgcc tatcttgacc tgatgcgggt
    33301 ctatgctgat ggcagtgcaa ccaacggcta tctgctggat cagcgcgtgg tcaatgacgg
    33361 tgaaatcgcc gcctcggccg agctttccgg cggaacgtgg actgtcgtgt tcacgcggcc
    33421 gttgaactcc ggtgcgccgg gtgatgtgcc gctggaaccc gggcagacct atacggtcgg
    33481 ctttgcaatc cacgatgact atgccagtgc gaggttccac catgtgacgc tgaacaccag
    33541 cctcgcgctg gacgacgaca gcgcgaatat caacgtggtg aaacagtaac ggttggggcc
    33601 ggaggatccg gcccctgacc tttcagaaag gagattggat catgaaaacc caaagacttc
    33661 ttcctgcact tttgtttctg gcatcaccgg tgcttgcggc cgacgaagac acagccgcaa
    33721 tctgcgccga ggccgaagaa cgttatgtcg aattgttcga ccaaccatcg tcagccgttg
    33781 aggacgccga agttgtgttg atgtacaaat acaatttctg ccctgccgaa ctgacggtca
    33841 aagcaggaac cacggtccgc tgggtgaacg tggacaaacg caccagccac agcgtgctgc
    33901 tgaaagacgg cagcgaacct gaaagcgacc ggctgtttcc cgaggaaacg gttgatctga
    33961 ccttcctcac cccggggccg caggactatc tgtgcggtcc gcattgggag acacagaaca
    34021 tgatcggaat gatcacagta ggtccctgag cagaagcaga catacgggca gaagtaagga
    34081 gcgcggatgc aaatcccgcg ctccttaact tatgtcaagg aggttgaacc gcgaatgcgc
    34141 caacctgccg tcatgacacg cccggttcac ccagcaacgt cccgtaatca cactggattc
    34201 gcgcaggaaa caccgggttc cgacgacatt caggacaagt gagtttgcac atgagcggta
    34261 aggtttttct gattggtgcc ggaccgggtg atccggagct gatgaccctg cgcgccctgc
    34321 ggatgctgca acaggcggat gtggtggtct atgatcgatt ggtctcggac gaaatccttg
    34381 ccatgcacac cgaaggggca cgactcatac ctgtcggcaa agccccgaaa tgccacactg
    34441 tcccacaaga ccgcatcaac gaaatcctgc tggaagaggc ccgcgctggc catactgtgg
    34501 cgcgcctgaa aggcggcgac ccgatgattt ttggccgcgg ttcggaagag gccgcctatc
    34561 tggtggacca cggcgtcgag gtcgaatacg cgcccggaat tacagcggca caaggcgcgt
    34621 cttgttcaac gggcgtgcca ctgacccatc ggggccttgc gacctcagtc caatatgtca
    34681 ccgggcaccg gcaggcagac aaggttctgg atctggactg gaaacgtctg gccgacccgg
    34741 attcgacgct ggtggtttat atgggcgttg ccaacatcgg tcagatcgcc atgggtctga
    34801 tgaccgaaaa cctgcccgga tcgacccctg ttctggccgt cgccaaggcc accacccgcg
    34861 cagaacgccg ccttgtttcc cggctggatc ggttggctgc ggatgtgcgt caggcggaac
    34921 ttgcggcccc tacgctgttc atcatcggtc aggtcgtttc gctatattcc gagcgacccg
    34981 tggctgagtt attggaacag gctcatggct aggctaggtc gccaaaatac cgcgccggcc
    35041 cgcaataatc cgcagtcagg atgggccggg cgcaccgttc tgaccatggc cgtgctagtg
    35101 gcaacctcgg caattgccgc cgatacgctg gaccccaacg ctctgaagcg gcttgtccat
    35161 caggattgcg gatcgtgcca cgggttgtct ttgaaggggg gcctaggccc cgatttgcgt
    35221 gcgggaactc ttgcacatta cgacgccgaa gttctgaccg gcgtcatcct tgacggaatc
    35281 ccggacaccg cgatgccgcc ctggcgcccc ttgatcacag aagaagaggc cgagtggatc
    35341 gctcgctacc tgctggaacc ggaggcacaa tgaaacagct catcctcggc cttgccgcaa
    35401 ccctcatgat gtccactgcg caggcggaac ccaccgccac cggcgacctc gggctggtga
    35461 tcgaacgggc gcagggttca gtcctgctgg tcgatcaatc cgagcgcacg gcgctggccc
    35521 ggatcgaagg cctgggcgat ctgtctcatg cgtcgctggt ctattcgccc gacgaacgtt
    35581 ttgcctacgt gttcggccgc gatggaggtc tgtccaaggt cgacatcgtc acccgccaga
    35641 ttgccaatcg tgttgtacag gcgggcaacg ccatcggcgg cgcaatctct gacgatggta
    35701 cgctggtggc agtgtccaac tatgaacccg gcggcgtgcg cgtgttcgat gccgatacgc
    35761 ttgaaatggt cgcagacatt ccgaccggca gcaaaaccat cggcctggtt gacgcgcccg
    35821 gtcggcggtt cgtgttcacc atgtgggaca cgggtgagac ttggatagcc gatttttcct
    35881 caggtacgcc ggaaatcacc aaaatccccg atatgggtga aaacccctac gacgctttga
    35941 taaccgcaaa tggccggacc tatatcacag gcctgtttgg cgaggatggc ttaacggcgt
    36001 tggacctctg ggctgacacc ccgcaaccca tccgcgtgct gcccgattac gggcgcgggc
    36061 aagaagagat gcccgtctac aagatgcccc atcttgaagg ttgggcgctg accggtcgtg
    36121 aattcgttct gcccgctgtt ggccatcacg aggtcttgtg gatcaacgcc gataccctga
    36181 ccgagaccgg gcgtacccaa acccatggcc agccggtctt tgcaatggcg cggcccgacg
    36241 ggcggcaagt ctgggtcaac ttcgcccacc cgctgaacga tacaatccag gtcatcgaca
    36301 gtgtcagcaa ggacatcatc cacgaattca aacccggccc cgccgtactg cacatggagt
    36361 tcacgccgcg cggtcatgag gtctggatca gcgtccggga tgccaacaag gtcatgatct
    36421 acgacacgca aacatttgaa aaactgcgtg aaatcgaagc ggacagccca tcgggcatct
    36481 tcttcaccgc ccgcgcgcac agaacaggcc tgtaacccat gtgccatatc accgacccga
    36541 tcgatcgcca ccttctggat gatttccagc gcaactttcc agtcaccgaa cgccctttcc
    36601 aagttgtggc cgacacactg aagctcagcg aggccgatgt gatcgaccgg ctggcccgca
    36661 tgcgggcggc aggccggatc acgcgtgtcg gggcgaccat cgcgcccggc gcggtttccg
    36721 caagcacgct ggctgcggtt gcggcacctg agcaccgcat tgaaaagatt gctgccctga
    36781 tcgacgcgga accgggcgtg aaccataact accagcggga agatgattgg aacctctggt
    36841 tcgtcgccac cgggccggat cgcgcacatg tcgacaacac gctggcccgg atcagaaaaa
    36901 aaaccggact tcgcgttctc gacctgcggc tggtgcgccc cttcaacgta gatctggggt
    36961 tccgcatgtc cggtggcgcg cgacgcgttc ccagcgcgcg tcggatcgac cggtcggcca
    37021 tgcaggacgg tgaccgtgat ttgctccagt cactgagctc gggcctgtca cttgtcggtg
    37081 acccttacgc ggcgctggcc cggtcgctgg gtcgagagcc cgaagatgta atgacgcgca
    37141 ttcgctgcct gcacgaggcg ggcatcatct cgcgtttggg cgtcatcgtg cgtcaccgtg
    37201 cactcggatg gtctgccaac gcgatggtcg tctgggacct tcccgccgat cagattgaca
    37261 ctgctggacc ggcccttgcg gcccatcccg ggatcaccct gtgttacgaa cgcaatccgg
    37321 tcgagggggt ctggccctat cggctctatt ccatgatcca cgcccgctcg cggagcgaag
    37381 cgtatgaggt gctggctggc gcgaccgagc ttcaggagct gaccggtgcg cggcacaagg
    37441 ttctgttttc gacccgctgc ttcaaacaga ccggcgcgct gatccaaccg aaggagtccg
    37501 ccgcatgaca ctcgacgcaa ttgatcgcag aatcctgaac aggatgcagg acgacctgcc
    37561 attggtaccg aacccctacg ccgccgtggc agacgcgttg agcatatctg aaagcgattt
    37621 gctgaatcgc ctgtcccgga tgaagaaaga gcgtgtgatt acccggtttg gcccgttctt
    37681 cgacgcagcc gccatggggg gggctttttg cctctgtgcc atggctgttg aacccgagaa
    37741 tttcgaagcc gtcctaacca aagtcaatgc gcaccccgag gtggcccata attatgaacg
    37801 cacgcaccgg ctgaacatgt ggttcgtttt ggcgaccgaa acacctgaag ggattgcaac
    37861 agcggccgag gcaatcgaaa gggaaaccgg gatcgccgtc ctgcagttcc ccaaactaca
    37921 ggaatttttc ataggcttcc gggtggcagc atgatcgacg caaaagacag agagatcatt
    37981 gaggctttgc aaggcggcct gccgctggtc cctgccccct atgccagtgt ggccgaaacc
    38041 ctgggcatgg acgaagacgc cttgctttct cggcttgcgg gtctgaaatc gcgcggggtg
    38101 atccgccgta tcgctgcggc acccaaccac tacaagctgg gcatgacgtc gaacggaatg
    38161 accgtgtggg atgtggacga caaccgtgtt gccgaactgg gcgcagaaat cggcgcgctg
    38221 ccctatgtta cgcactgcta tgaacgcccg cgcgccctgc ccgactggcc ctataacctt
    38281 tttgccatgg tccatggttc ggaccggacc gaggtcgaag aaaagcgggc agaaatcacg
    38341 gccattctgg gcgacgcctg ccgcgccaaa gacatccttt attctacacg catcctgaaa
    38401 aaaaccgggc tgcgtctgaa gtccaaagag caattgaaag gctgaaacat gttccgcctg
    38461 accgaataca tgcatcaact ggtcaatccg acgccggtgc gcaaacggcg tccgggtccg
    38521 gtgaagccgg tggtgatctg gaacctgaca cggcgctgca acctgaagtg ccgccattgc
    38581 tacaccgtct cggcggatgt ggccttcccg ggtgagctca gccacgagca agccatggtt
    38641 acccttgagg atctgggcca gtttcgcgtc ccggccctga tcctctcggg tggggagccg
    38701 ctggaccggt tcgacttctt cgacatcgcg aaacgcgccc gcgatctggt gccgatgctg
    38761 gcgctgtcga caaatggaac gcggatttac gacgaaaccg ctgacatgat cgccgatgtg
    38821 gggttcagct atgtcggcat ctcgctggac gggatcgggg ccacgaacga ttggttccgt
    38881 ggggtcaagg gtgcttttgc cgacgccctg cgcggcgtac gtgaatgcaa gaaacgcggc
    38941 atcaaggttg gtctgcgttt ttgcctgacc gaagggaccc agcatcacct gcccgacctg
    39001 ctgaaactgt gtgacgacga gggagtggac aagttctact tgtcccacct ggtctatgcc
    39061 ggacgtggcg acaagaaccg gggcgaggat gccgagcatc tgctcacccg caagggattg
    39121 gacctgttgt tggagcgcgc atgggaggcg gcctctggag ggcgaccgct ggatatcgtc
    39181 accggcaaca acgacgcgga tgccgggtat tttctgaact gggtacgttc gcgtttcgat
    39241 gcagagaaag aggcgcatgt gcgcgaacat cttgccgcat ggggtggcaa ctccagcggt
    39301 ctgggtgttg ccaatatcga caatctcggt cgcgtgcatc ccgacactta ttggtccgac
    39361 tacacggtcg gcaacgtgaa gacaaaatcg ttttcagaac tttggaccag tgatgacccg
    39421 atgctggcca tgctgcgcac gcgcccccgc ccgctgaagg ggcgctgtgg cgcctgtcag
    39481 ctgaaggatg tgtgtggcgg caacacccgc attcgcgcct tgcaactgac cggcgatccc
    39541 tgggccgaag atccggcctg ctatctgtca aatcaagaaa tcggcgtgga cgacgcgggc
    39601 gaacgtctgc aggtcacgcc gttccggggg aaacgtcatg atccggcgca tcagttcttt
    39661 tgataatggg cgttctgttc acccagcacc tgtgcgggtg gtgagttctg aagcctccgg
    39721 cgggagtatt tgtaaaaaga tgaagatcgg ggtcttgtgt tcgatcctca gtgtcggggc
    39781 ggcatgggcg gatgcgcctt cagactatgc cgagcattgc gcatcgtgcc acggtgagag
    39841 ccgtctgggc ggtgtgggtc cggcgctgat ccccgagacc ttgaaacgca tgcgcggccc
    39901 ccgtgttgcc gcagtaattg ccgaagggcg ggcggcgaca cagatgccgg ggttttcgca
    39961 tgagcttgac gccttgcaga tcgaggaatt ggcaggttgg ctgaaatcgc cgctggagac
    40021 cgacccggaa tggggtgagg ccgagattat ggccagccgt gctctggacg aggattacac
    40081 atcggttgat gcccctgtct gggacagtga ccccatgaac atcacgctgg tcgttgaaac
    40141 tggcgatcac catgtcagcg ttctggatgg tgacactttc gaggttctcg accggttcga
    40201 gacacccttt gccgtgcatg gcgggccaaa gttcagcccc gacgggcgat atgtcttcat
    40261 catgtcgcgc gacggctggg tgcagaaata tgacatctgg gcgttgaaac aggtgggtcg
    40321 tgcgcgcgcc ggcctgaaca gccgtaacat cgctatgtca ggcgatggca aatgggtggc
    40381 cgtggcaaat tacctgccca acaccctgac cttgttgtcg acagaggatc tgtcggttgc
    40441 aaaggtcatc gagatcaaag gcaagaaggg caagggcagc cgtgtttcgg ccgtgtatca
    40501 ggctccgccg cgcgagagtt ttgttttggc gctgaaagat gtgcccgaga tatgggaggt
    40561 cttttatggc gccaacccgc cgcaatccgg gctgggtcat gacttccgca tcgaagggca
    40621 gttcaagaac cctgacccct tcccggtgcg caagatcacg acgccggact acctggacga
    40681 cttctttttc gatcagagct acgaatacgt catgggtgcg tcccgcgatg gtaaaggcgg
    40741 gcaggtgatc gacctggtca tcggtcagaa agtggccgat ctggacctgc cggggatgcc
    40801 gcatctgggg tcgggcatca cttggcagca cggtgataca accgtgatgg ccactccaca
    40861 tttgaccgat ggcaccgtgt cggtgatcga catgcagaca tgggaaaccg tcaagcggat
    40921 caagaccgat gggcccgggt tcttcatgcg cagccatgag aactcaccct acgtctgggc
    40981 cgacgtgttc tttggaccca acaaggacgc gatgcatgtc atcgacaagc aaagccttga
    41041 aatcataaag actctgcgac ctgctccggg cgaaaccgtg gcccacgtgg aatttaccaa
    41101 ggacggcagc catgcgttgg tttcgatctg ggaggatgac ggcgcggtga tcgtctatga
    41161 tgcgcagacg ctggaggaag ttcgccgtct gccgatgcgc aaaccttcgg ggaaatacaa
    41221 tgtctggaac aagatcacct tctcggaagg caccagccac tgagggcaga tggtcggttt
    41281 ggaaactggc catactgctg tacccggcca ccgcactgac cgtggccatc aacctgtttt
    41341 tgcttggcct gatcctgcac agcgccgggt tcggcgcgat tgaaccagtt ccggcgatcc
    41401 tttggtcgat tcctttaggg attccagcga catggctggc cgggcgctgg ctgcgcgggt
    41461 tgatggacga ggccgatgaa taggtgcaaa atttctcgga cctgacctaa gtcaagtttc
    41521 tgcttgagag aatcccatag ggttcgggaa agaacgccga gttggattct caatgcccac
    41581 cttccgccct ccgcatagcc tgtttgatcg cgtgtcccgc gcggtgtgcg gtttggtggg
    41641 catattcctg ttgctgttac aaatgcttgg cccggcactg gcgagttccg gcgacagcat
    41701 gtggatcgag atctgctcgg aggcaggggc ggtctgggtt gaggttgatc tggaaggaga
    41761 taccgacgac ccgaccgcgc cctgtccgaa atgcgccgat tgtgcgcttt gcgcggtgac
    41821 gacggcagcg ccgctgccag acctgccgct tgtcgcgcag gccggagatg tgcggcttgt
    41881 ccacgttgcg aaccagagcc tgtgcgattt gcacagcccg aaatggctat ggcccgaaac
    41941 ccggggtccc ccgcatttga ccaaagaaga atctgaacgc gccctgcgcg cgtccatggc
    42001 atccacccaa gtattcggag gtgcgccatg gtcgtaagtc gcgcaatcca tttcctgctg
    42061 gccttcaccc tgtcctgcct gatggcgatc agcgcgcatg ccgacagcct cgccagcttt
    42121 ctgcccgaaa ttgctcctgc cgatctggtt ccagcagccg atgcctttgg tccggtccgc
    42181 gatgacatac ccgttgcccc ggttttgaag gggggcgaaa cggttgcctg ggctttcctg
    42241 acgtctgact tcgtcggcac caccggttat tccggcaaac ccattcacgt ggtggcggcc
    42301 atcgacagtg acgcggttct gaccggtgtg aaactggtca aacactcgga accgatcgtt
    42361 ctgatcggca tccccaattc gcgcatggtc gagctgaccg aaggctatgc cggcctggac
    42421 ctcaagcgtg aggccgaaac cggcggtgaa gggcatgacc tggacatcat ctcgggcgcg
    42481 accgtgacga tcatggtgat tgacgacagc cttgtgcgtg gtggtatcaa agtggcgcgc
    42541 gcgttggggc tgggtggact gtctccggta aaggccgatg gaccgaaacg cgaagtcgac
    42601 atggcgcaga atgctgtttt cgactggacg acactttcgg gcgacggttc ggtccggcgg
    42661 atgacgctgg atatcggcca ggtgaatgcc gccttcgagg ccaccggaga tcagcgcgcc
    42721 atcagacgcc ccgaacccgg cgaacccgat gataccttca tcgacatgca cgtggcactg
    42781 gtttcggtgc cgtccatcgg caagtcgctg ctgggtgagg ccgaatacca gaacctgatc
    42841 aactggctgg acgaaggcga gcaggccatt ctggtattgg ggcgcggcgc ctatagtttc
    42901 aaaggctcgg gctatgtgcg tggcggcatc tttgaccgta ttcaattgat ccagggtgac
    42961 agatcggtcc gctttttcga ccgtcaacaa cggcgtttgg gggaagttgc agcctctgac
    43021 gcgcccagtt tcaccgagct ggacatcttc aagatcccgg ccgacgccga gtttgacccc
    43081 gccgcaccct tccgactgca actgctggtg cagcgcgccg tgggtgcggt cgaaaaaacc
    43141 tttctgacct tcgacctggg ctacaagttg ccggaacagt acctgctgcc cgtcgctgcc
    43201 cccgttgttg tcgatgatgc caccggcgaa gccgctgcca aggccgcctt gtggcaacgc
    43261 atctggaagg accgcaccgt tgagatcggc gttctgatcg tcatgctgct ggtgctgacc
    43321 gcgactttct tcttccagtt ccacgccacc atgaacgcgc gcgtctttta ctggttccgc
    43381 atcggatacc tgaccatgac gctgttcttc attggctggt acgccaatgc gcagttgagt
    43441 gtggtgaatc tgatggcact ggccggaagc ttgcggaccg gattttcctg ggacgcgttc
    43501 ctgttggacc cgctggtctt cattcagtgg ttcgctgtcg ccgctgcgct gctgttctgg
    43561 gggcgcgggg cctattgcgg ctggctgtgc ccgtttggtg cactacagga gttgtccaac
    43621 aagattgcgc gcgcgttgaa ggttccgcaa tggaccctgc cttggggcct gaacgaacgg
    43681 ctttggcctg cgaagtacat gatcttcctc gttctcttcg gcatcagctt tgtctcgatc
    43741 ccgctggccg agaaatacgc cgaggtcgag ccgttcaaga ccgcgatcat tctgaaattc
    43801 atgcgtgact ggccctttgt ggtctttgcg ctggccctgc tggggatcgg gctgttcatc
    43861 gaacggttct actgccgcta cctctgcccg ctgggcggag cgctggcgat ccctgcccgt
    43921 atccgcatgt tcgattggct gcgccgttac cccgattgcg gcagcccctg tcagacctgc
    43981 gccaacgaat gccccgttca ggcgatccac cccacaggtg agatcaaccc gaacgagtgc
    44041 gtcacctgtc tgcattgcca ggtgctctat cagtccgaga cgaaatgtcc cgtcgttatc
    44101 cgccagctaa aacggcgggc caagacaggg tcggtcaacc tcaagacccc tctcggacaa
    44161 ccaccggcga accatccgaa cgccaaaccg caatccgttt cctaaaaaag gaggaacgat
    44221 catgtcggac aatgaaaaca aactgaacat cacacgccgc gggatgctgg gggcaaccgc
    44281 caccggcgcg gtgatcgccg ggaccggtct gggctcgacc ctgatgacgg ccaagcaagc
    44341 cagtgctgcc gccaatgccg cgctggaacc gggcgaactg gatgagtatt atggcttctg
    44401 gtcttcgggc cagaccggcg aactgcgcat catgggcgtg ccgtccatgc gcgaactgat
    44461 gcgggttccg gtgttcaacc gctgctcggc cacgggctgg ggtcagacca acgagtcact
    44521 gaaaatcctg accgagggcc tgctacccga aaccaaggaa ttcctggccg caaacggcaa
    44581 ggtgacttac gacaacggcg acctgcacca cccgcacatg tccttcaccg atggcaccta
    44641 tgacggccgc tatctgttca tgaatgacaa ggccaacacc cgtgtcgccc gtgtgcgctg
    44701 tgacgtgatg aaatgcgaca agatcatcga gatcccgaac gcgcatgaca tccacggcct
    44761 gcgtccgcag aaatacccgc gcaccggcta cgtctttgcc aatggtgagc atgaagcgcc
    44821 gctggtgaac gatggtcaga ttctcgacga tccgtcgcaa tacgtgaaca tcttcaccgc
    44881 catcgacggt gacacgatgg agatcgcgtg gcaggtgatg gtgtcgggca acctcgacaa
    44941 caccgactgc gactatcagg gcaaatacgc cttctcgacc tcgtacaact cggaaatggg
    45001 tatgaacctt gccgagatga ccgagaacga gctggaccac gtggtcgtgt tcaacctcaa
    45061 gggcatcgaa gaggccgtgg ccgccgggaa ctatcaggaa ctgaacggcg tcaaggtcgt
    45121 ggacggccgc aaagaggctg gcggcaacct gacccgctat atcccgatcc cgaactcgcc
    45181 gcacggtgtg aacgccgcgc ccgacaagaa acacatcatg atcaacggta agctgtcgcc
    45241 gacagtgtcc gtgatcgatg tggagaaagt cgacgcgctg tttgctgaca atgccgatcc
    45301 gcgttccgcc atcgttgctg aaccgcagtt gggccttggc ccgcttcaca ccgcgttcga
    45361 cggcaagggc aacgcttata ccaccttgtt cctggacagc caggtggtga aatgggacat
    45421 cgccaaggcc atcgaagcct atgcaggtgc ggacgtcgat cccattgtcg acaaggtgga
    45481 tgtgcattat cagcccggcc ataactcgac ctcgatgggc gaaacggccg aggcggacgg
    45541 caagtggctg atttcgatga ataagttctc gaaagaccgc ttcctgaacg tgggtccgct
    45601 gaagcccgag aacgagcagc tgatcgacat ctcgggcgac aagatgaaag tggtccacga
    45661 cggcccgacc tttgcggaac cgcacgactc gatcatcgtg caccggtcga aggtgaaccc
    45721 ggtcaatgtc tgggaccgca acgacccgat gtgggaagaa gcgcgccagc aggccgcggc
    45781 agacggtgtc gatctggagg aaggggccga agaacccatc cgtgacggca acaaggtccg
    45841 cgtttacatg acctcgaccg cgcccgtttt cagcatggag aagttcacgg tcaagcaggg
    45901 cgatgaagtc accatctatg tcaccaacct ggatgacgtg gatgatgtga cccacggtct
    45961 gtgcctttcg aacttcggcg tcgcgatgga gatcgcacct caggccaccg cctcggtcac
    46021 cttcattgcc gaccgtccgg gcgtgcactg gtattactgc cagtggttct gccacgcgct
    46081 gcacatggaa atgcgcggcc ggatgtttgt tgagccgcgg agcgcataac gatgcgttgg
    46141 tccctgctca taccgctcct gctcggctcg cccctttggg cggcggactg ggatgtgccc
    46201 aaccgggcgg gggccatcaa cgaaacactg gcgcaggcgg cggatggaga caccctccgc
    46261 ctgagcccag gcgtatactt tgaaacactg gttctggacc ggcccgttac cctcgacggg
    46321 cagggccagg ccaccatcga cgggcaaggc gacggcagcg tcattaccgt gaccgggccg
    46381 ggcgtaacgg tacgcgggct gacggtggtc ggctcgggtt ctgaccatga cggaatcgac
    46441 agtggcatcc agctgaccaa aacggccaat gcgccagtgg tcgaggataa cgtattgctg
    46501 ggcaaccttt atggcgtcga cattcacggg gccaagcaca gcatcgtgcg tggtaaccgg
    46561 atcgaagggc gtttggacca gcggatgaac gaccgtggca atggagtcta cgtctggaac
    46621 gcgccgggcg cgcgggtgga agacaacgac attcgctacg gccgcgatgg gatctttgtg
    46681 aactcgtcca agaagaacac cttcacgggc aatttgttcc gcgatcttcg atttgccgtg
    46741 cactacatgt atgccgacaa ttcggtggtc agcgacaacg tctcaatcgg gaacgatctg
    46801 ggctatgcgg tgatgttcac gaccaatgtg accgtcgcca acaatgtctc gatcagtgac
    46861 cgggaacatg gcgtgatgct gaactacgct aacaagagcg ttatcaccgg aaacgtggtg
    46921 aaaggtgcca aggaaaaatg caccttcctc tataactcga acaaaaacga atttaccgac
    46981 aactggttcc aaggttgcgg catcggcatc cactttaccg ctgggtccga gcgcaatcgg
    47041 atcgtcggca acgcctttgt cggtaaccgg acacaggtga aatacgtttc gaccaaatgg
    47101 gtcgagtggt cagaagaagg gcgcggcaat tactggtccg atttcgccgc gtatgatgtg
    47161 gatggcaacg gtatcgccga tgccccctat cgccccaatg actcgatgga ccatgtgctg
    47221 tggacccaac cctcagccaa attgctgctc ggctcgcctg ccgtgcagtt ggtgcgctgg
    47281 tcccaatctg cattcccggc cctgctgccg ggcggtgtga tggacagcaa cccgctaatg
    47341 caagcccctg aacccccagc tatgaaaaag gtgcctcatg acggataagg ccctgtcaat
    47401 cgaccatgta ctcaaggacc gagggaaaac ccgcgttctt gacgatatca ccctgtcact
    47461 tgcccccggc cagcgcgtcg cgttgctggg ccataacggt gcgggcaagt caaccctgat
    47521 caaatccatt ctcggactga cacctatcca tggtggtgcc attcggatcg gggatgccgc
    47581 ccccggcagc gcacaagctc ggcgcgagac ggcctatctg cccgaagcgg tctccttcca
    47641 cccggccctg accggacgcg agcaactgac gctgtttgcc aagctgtccg gagccaaagc
    47701 cgatgtgccc ggtctgctgg aacgcgtcgg cctgagcgat gcactcgacc gccggattgg
    47761 cgcttattcc aaggggatgc ggcagcgtct gggtctggct caggttcttc tgggcaggcc
    47821 gaaagtggcc ctcttggacg agccgacatc ggggttggat ccgatttctc ggcaggatct
    47881 ctacgccatc atcgacgaac tggcggcgca aggcacggcg gtcctgatcg cctcgcatgc
    47941 tttgaccgag gtcgaggcgc gtaccgaccg cattgccatc atgcgcaagg gccggatggt
    48001 ggccgacgat acgctgacca acctgtccgc cctggcggga cttccgatac gcctgcgggt
    48061 ccgcgccagc gccaaccctg aagcgcttgc cgccgaactg ggcggcaacc ggatcaacgg
    48121 cgcatccgtt gagttgctct gtacatctga cgacaagatg gaggccctgc gccgaatcgc
    48181 cgggttgggc gacgcggtgg cggatgtgga aatgaccccg cccaagctgg aagacctcta
    48241 tcgccattat gcacaggagg agaggctatg acccgcttcc tcgccatcac ccgcaccgag
    48301 atgctgatcc tgcgccgcaa ccgctggctg ctggtggcaa cgttgataat ggtgttgttc
    48361 gcgctagccc tgacctttgc aggcagcgcc ccgaccggca cgttgggcgt tgacatgctg
    48421 accgtctcgg tcgcctcgat gacaacgctt tcagtctacc tggcgccgct gctggcgctg
    48481 atgatctcgt tcgacgctat cgcaggcgat gtggaccgcg gcagcctgtc gctgctgctg
    48541 tcctacccgg cggggcgcgg agaaatcctg ttaggcaagt tcaccgccca tctggccgcc
    48601 ctggcctttg ccatgaccgt cggtttcgga accgctggcg ccgtcgccgc cttctttggt
    48661 ggcgcaggcc cggaaagcct gatggcgctg gcgcgcctca tccttacatc catgcttctg
    48721 ggcgctgtct ttctggcgct gggatacctg ctgtccgccc tggcaaaggg gtccacggcg
    48781 gcggcaggtc tgtcggccgg gctatggctg gtatttgtcg tcctttatga tctgggcctg
    48841 ttgggggccg tcgtcatgga caagggcggc accttcaccc aatccgtctt tccatgggtg
    48901 atggtggcca acccggccga cgcattccgt ctgtggaaca tcgccgcgac cgaaggcgtc
    48961 gctatggcgt ccggcatgac cggtgcagcg caggccctgc ccgtctgggc cgcacccgcg
    49021 tcgctgctgc tctggccgtt gatcggtttt gcccttgccc gtgcggcatt ccggagggtc
    49081 gagccgtgaa acgcctgtgc ctgattgcgc tgattgctct ggccgcctgc aaggaagagg
    49141 tcgctgtcgt ccccgatccg gtcgatctga ccccggatgc gctgagtttc ttttgccaga
    49201 tgaacatcgc cgagcatggt gggcccaagg ggcagatcca tctggatggc taccccgcgc
    49261 cgcttttttt tgcgcaggtg cgcgacatgg tggcctatct gaaaagccct gaacgcgatg
    49321 ccaagatcac cgccgtctat gtcagtgaca tgggcatcgc ggtaaactgg cgggaacccg
    49381 gtatctccaa ctggatcgcc gccggcggcg cgacatttgt ggtcggggcc aacgtcgccg
    49441 gcggcatggg cgcacgcgag gttgttcctt ttggtgatcc cgccgacgcc gatgacttta
    49501 tcaatcggta tggcggcacc gccctgcccc tgtccgacat cccggctgac gaggttctgg
    49561 ggcccgtcga tctggacctg aatctggaga cccccgtatg accgttttgt cccgtcgccg
    49621 tttcctgtcg atttccgcgg cttgcatggc cttgcccgcc ggagcaaagg ctgccccagt
    49681 cgcccattgg cgcggcaccg cactgggcgc gcgtgccagc ctgcaattgt ccggtctgac
    49741 cgatgacgag gcccgtcctg tgatctctgc catcgaggcg gaactgcaca ggcttgagaa
    49801 cattttcagc ctctatcgcc tggattccga gttgagcagg ctgaaccgtg atgggatgtt
    49861 gaccgctccc gcgccggagt tgctgaacgt gctcagcctg tgttcggcac tgcatgacgc
    49921 atcgggtggg gtgtttgatc cgagtgttca acctctgtgg cttgccttgg cctctggtgc
    49981 cgatgaaagc gtgatcagct cggcccggca attggtcggc tggcaccaag tcacagtgac
    50041 ggcagatcgt attcttctgc cacaacccag tgtgtcggct ctgaccctga acggaatagc
    50101 gcagggggcg ataacagatc gtattgccga tctgttgcgg tccatgggcc ttgggaacgt
    50161 tttggtggac atgggcgaga tcgcagccat aggcgccaac gcggatggcc gccactggcg
    50221 tgtcgggttg gccgggccag acggtgcggt tctgaaacgg atcgggatca gcgaccgggc
    50281 ggttgccact tctgcacccg gaggttcgat gctgatgcgc ggtcagggcc acatccttag
    50341 cccggacggc agcaagccct tgcaccgggc cgtctcggtc tctgcccccc gagcggcgat
    50401 tgcagatggt ctttccacag ccctttgcct gatcccaaag acgcgggttg ataccgtgct
    50461 ggaccgcttt cccggcagtc ggatcgagat gatgatctga tcacaacttt tgattgtggc
    50521 acaaaagttt tggcaaaggg ccgaaggtgt tgtaccactg tgagagtgga tgtttcgctg
    50581 gcaaacaagc agatacttcg gcaaccgctc ttgggcgtgt ctgccttgtt tttgcaagcc
    50641 ggagaaacgg ttccgaaaaa acatgatctg gatcaactcc ggtcttgtga aaatgcgcta
    50701 gcaagcgaat ccgggcagga tcacctgccc ccagaaacgc aggtcagcaa cgcatgagtc
    50761 agccaaccag cagacgcgct tttctcagtg ggcgcatgct ccgcgaagac cccggtgcca
    50821 tcaggcctcc gggcgcggtg gaaggcaggt ttctggacct gtgcaccgcc tgcggtgatt
    50881 gtctggacgc ctgccccgaa gatgtcatta cgctcagcgc gggtggatac ccgacgctgc
    50941 ggatgacgga cggtgcgtgc acgttctgcg gcgattgcgt ggaagcctgc cagacgggcg
    51001 ccctgatcgc tgatcgcatg gccgactggc cctggcgcgc atctattgtc gccagcgctt
    51061 gcctgtcact gaacgggatc agttgccgca tttgccagga cagttgcgat gaaggctcga
    51121 tccggttcaa gctgatgcct ggcggcaagg cggaaccggt tctgaatacc gagacctgca
    51181 ccggatgcgg cggctgcgcc acgtcctgcc ccgccgacgc ggtcagattt gaacgccctg
    51241 caaccttaca cccggagaca ctgcaatgaa tatctgcggt tgccttgttc acgttgcccc
    51301 ggacagcacc ggcacagcgc gccaggtcat ggaagacacg ccgggggtcg aggttcacgc
    51361 cgcaaccgac gacggccgct ttgtcgttgt cgtagaagat acgcccgcac gtatggcgtc
    51421 cgagatcatc atggatctgc accagatccc cggagtgatc tctttgacgc tgacctatca
    51481 ccatttcgag gatctcgcgg aaagctatcc gcgtcctgat gccccaagcc aaccgaccag
    51541 caggaggccc atgcaatgac catctctgaa tctcgccgga cttttctaaa agcttcagcc
    51601 gcggcagcca ctgcttcggc cgcaggtatt ccaatggccg ccggacaggc caatgcccag
    51661 gtggcaacgc ctgatattcg ctgggacaag gcggcctgcc ggttttgcgg cacaggctgt
    51721 tcggttctga tcggcaccaa ggatggccgc gtcgtggcca cgcaaggtga cccggacgcg
    51781 ccggtcaacc ggggcctgaa ctgcatcaag ggctatttcc tgtccaagat catgtacggc
    51841 aatgaccgcc tgaccactcc gctgctgcgc aagtcaaacg gcgaatacga caagaacggc
    51901 gaattcgagc cggtcagctg ggacgaagcc ttcgacgtga tggccgccaa gtggaaagaa
    51961 gcgctggcca agaaaggccc gaccagtgtc ggcatgttcg gttccggtca gtggacggtc
    52021 tgggaaggtt atgctgccgc caagctgatg aaggccgggt tccggtcaaa caacatcgac
    52081 ccgaatgcgc ggcactgcat ggcctcggcc gttgtgggtt tcatgcgcac cttcggcatc
    52141 gacgaaccga tgggctgcta tgacgatctg gagcacgcgg ataccttcgt gctgtggggg
    52201 tcgaacatgg ccgagatgca cccgatcctg tggtcgcgcc tgaccgatac gcgcctgacc
    52261 aagccggggt gcgaggtaca tgttctgtcg acattcgaac accgctcgtt cgagctggcc
    52321 gacaacggca tggtgttcaa cccgcagacc gacctggcga tcctgaacta tatcgccaac
    52381 tacatcatcc agaacggcgc agtgaacgag gaattcgtca agaaccacgt caacatcacc
    52441 aagactgcca ccgatatcgg ctatggtctg cgcgacaacc acccgctgca gcaagaggca
    52501 gcgaacccca acgtcggcaa gatggaaccg atcagcttcg aggaatatgc cgaagcggtg
    52561 tcggaataca cgctggaata caccgaggaa ctgtccggtg tgcccgccga aaagcttgag
    52621 aagctggccc agcaatatgc cgatccgaac cgcaaggtca tgagcctgtg gaccatgggg
    52681 ttcaaccagc atacccgcgg gtcgtgggtg aactcgctga tgtacaacgt gcacctgctg
    52741 gttggtaaga tttccgaacc cggcaactcg cccttctcgc tgaccggcca gccctcggcc
    52801 tgtggtacgg cgcgcgaggt cggcaccttt gcccaccgtc tgcccgccga catggtggtg
    52861 acaaatgaca agcaccgcga gatctgcgag accgcatgga acgtgcctgc gggcaccatc
    52921 ccgcccaaac cgggcttcca cgctgtgctg cagaaccgca agctgaagga tggcgatctg
    52981 aacgcctatt gggtgcagtg caacaacaac atgcaggctg cgccgaatat caacgaagaa
    53041 gggtatcccg gctaccgcaa cccggaaaac ttcattaccg tgtcggaccc ctaccccacc
    53101 gttaccgccc tgtccgccga cctgatcctg ccaaccgcca tgtgggtcga gaaggaaggc
    53161 gcctatggca acgccgagcg ccgcacccag ttctggcggc agcaggtcaa ggccccgggt
    53221 gaggccaagt ccgacctgtg gcagctgatg gaattcgcga aacgcttcac cgtcgaggag
    53281 gtctggggcg aggaactgct ggctgccatg ccggaacatc gcggcaagac catgtatgac
    53341 gtgctgtatg ccaacggaaa gatcgaccag taccctctgt cggaaacagc cgaaggtttc
    53401 gacaacgatg atgccgagca tttcggatac tatgttcaga aaggcctgtt cgaggaatat
    53461 gccgatttcg gacgtggcca tgcccacgat ctggcaccat tcgaaatgta ccatcaggcg
    53521 cgcggaatgc gctggccggt cgtggacggc aaggaaacgc tctatcgttt ccgcgaaggc
    53581 tatgacccgt atgtacccga aggcgcaggc gtgaagttct atggcaagcc cgacgggaag
    53641 gcgagcatca tctttgcgcc gtatgaaccc gccccagagg agccggatgc ggaatacgac
    53701 ctgtggctgt gcaccggtcg tgtgctggag cactggcatt ccggctcgat gacccgccgg
    53761 gtgcccgaac tgcaccgcgc ctatccggcg gccgtggtct acatgcatcc gcaggatgcc
    53821 aaggatcggg gtctgcgccg tggtcaggag atcgttctgt ccacccgtcg cggcgaagtc
    53881 acaagccggg tcgagacccg cgggcgcaac aaggttccgc gtggtctggt cttcatgccg
    53941 tggttcgacg agggtcagct gaccaacaag ctgacgctgg acgcgacctg cccgctttcg
    54001 aaggagaccg acttcaagaa atgcgcctgc aaggtcgagc gcgcgtaacc ggcacggatc
    54061 gcgaaggtag tccccatgtc ccttgccggc acacctcttt cgccgcaacg gcgtcgtttc
    54121 ctgcagggaa cggcgcgcgc ggcgggcggc tgcgtggttg caggatcgct gctggcctgg
    54181 ctggcgcgcg atgcgcgcag cctgccggcc gaggccctgc gcccgcccgg tgcgctgccc
    54241 gaagaggatt tcctgtcggc ctgcatccgc tgcgggttat gcgtgcggga ctgcccttac
    54301 gatacgctga aactggcgga actggggtcg gattccggtg ctaccgggac gccgtatttc
    54361 accgcccgcg acgtgccgtg cgagatgtgc gacgacattc cttgcgtcgc cgcctgcccc
    54421 accggcgcgc tggacccgtc gctggacaac atcgacgatg ccaagatggg cgttgcggtg
    54481 ctggtggatc aggagaattg cctgaactac ctcggcctgc gctgtgatgt ctgttatcgc
    54541 gtctgccccg tcattgacga ggccatcacg cttgagccgt cacacaatac ccgctcgggc
    54601 agccacgcga tctttgcgcc gacggttcat gcggaccgct gcaccggctg cggcgtatgc
    54661 gagaaaagct gcgttttgcc ggaagccgcg ataaaggtgc ttccagcccg tctggcgcgt
    54721 ggcagcgcgg cggatcacta ccgcaagggc tgggaagaaa aggccgccaa gggagcacct
    54781 ctggtcgagg gcatcattga cctgcccgac cgcctgccgg gaccaggtac cgacaatctg
    54841 gtcacacccg gagggtttgc gcccgattac aacctgccgg gagtggggca atgagcgcca
    54901 gcacccagat acctgtgggc caagaggcga tcgaggccaa gggctggatc ggcgcgcatc
    54961 gctttttgct gttgcgccgg gcaagccagg tgttctttct ggtactgttc ctgctggggc
    55021 cgtggtttgg catctggatt gttcagggca gcctggccgg atcattgacg ttgggcgttc
    55081 taccgctgac cgatccgctg atcctgctgc aaagcatggt ggcaggccac tggcccgaac
    55141 tgaccgcact gatcggcggg ttgatcgtgc ttgtcactta cgcgctgatc ggtggccggg
    55201 tctattgttc ctgggtttgt ccgatcaacc cggtgactga tgccgccagt tggctgcatc
    55261 ggcgtttgga cttgccgaag ggctggcagc caaagcgcag cacccgtctg tgggttctgg
    55321 cgacagtcct gatcgtctcg ggcctgaccg gcgtgattgc gtgggagatc gtgaatccga
    55381 tcaccatgct gcaccggggc ctgatcttcg gcatgggatt tgtctgggcc atgatcgccg
    55441 cgatctttgt gtttgacctg ctggtcgcac gccatggctg gtgcggtcat atctgcccgg
    55501 tcggggcttt ctacggcctg atcggcacaa aaagcctgct gcgcgtcagc gccagcaacc
    55561 gcgctgcgtg tgatgattgc atggactgct atgcggtctg cccggaaaac caggtgatct
    55621 cgcccgcgct gaagggcaag ccgggatcca gcccactgat cttgtcgcct gactgcacca
    55681 attgtggccg ctgcattgat gtgtgcgcgg ttgatgtctt caaatttact caccggttcg
    55741 acgaggccct cgtcgcgcct gccgatccag ccgccgcgcc caagccgcgc gccgccagac
    55801 ctatctaagg gagtgccatg atgaatagac caatcctgac aggcggaatt gccctgatcc
    55861 ccgttttgct cctgagtggg tttgctctgg cgcagtccgc tcaggtgaat tcgctacgcg
    55921 gagccgaagt ggatgaacca gtggtcctcg atcaagtcca tcggaatgtc gaaggacgca
    55981 tgcagcggaa ttatcgccag cagccaccac tgatcccgca ttcgattgaa caataccaga
    56041 tcgacttgcg caccaatcag tgcctgtcct gtcacgactg gaccaaagcg ggcgagcgca
    56101 acgcaccgac cctttcgatg acccactacc tggaccgcga aggccgtgaa ctggaccgga
    56161 tcgcgggcac acggtatttc tgcaatcagt gccacgtgcc gcaggccgac actccggcgc
    56221 tggtcgacaa tgaattcgaa ccttcttccg gcaactgatc caacgcatct ttgaaaggag
    56281 caccgatatg gcagactccc ccgaaaatcg cggctggatt ggccgcctct ggaacgcgat
    56341 ctggaccccg gctgtgatgt tcagctcggg ctttctgata ttggccggtt ttctggccgg
    56401 tatcttgttc tggggcggtt tccactggac gctggaactg accaataccg aggaattctg
    56461 cacctcgtgc cacacgatgg aaaccaatct gggtgaatac cgcgagacaa tccactacaa
    56521 caaccactcg ggcgtccgcg cgatctgttc cgactgccac gtgccgcacg aatggaacca
    56581 caagatcaaa gccaagatca tggcggtcaa ggacgtttat cacgagctgg ccggcaccat
    56641 cagcacaccc gaaaaatatg aagaccatcg tctgagcatg gcttcggcgg tgtggaagaa
    56701 aatgaaggaa tccgacagcc gcgaatgccg caactgtcac aatttcgagt atatggactt
    56761 cacccttcag gaaacccgcg ccgcgtccga gcatcagcgc gccatcgatt ccggcatgac
    56821 atgcatcgac tgccaccagg gcatcgccca cagtctgccg cccaactatc tggaaaccta
    56881 tcaggacatc actgccgaac tggacgaggc gccgcagaac ctgcagcagc acgcctcggc
    56941 aggcagtgac gaaatccggt cgtttctggc caaacgggca gactgagagg agctcgacat
    57001 atgcttgaat tacttggaac catcggtggc aacatcctca gcctgcccgg cattctgggt
    57061 ttggcgcttg gcatgatgac ccgcaagctg tggctgggcg cggtcatggg cggtgtggtc
    57121 ggcgtgctgg agacactggt ttttgccaaa tggcagtttg cccatgtcga agtgttggaa
    57181 ctgatgatcg ccatcgccgt cggcgtttgc gcgggcgcgg tgggcagtgc catccgcata
    57241 aagggcgcaa ccgcctgatc cgagccaagc ggcccggcgt ctgaatttct cagagcgccg
    57301 ggctgaagcg gtgtttcttg gcaggcctgt tgtgcaactg ttggaaaagg aacgacaact
    57361 catcaagttt aagcatcagg accgaacaaa gctctcgatg ctggcaatca ttctttcgaa
    57421 atctggttct gacgaaaaaa gtaagtggtt ggggctatcc agttgcacga atgaagcatc
    57481 cggaatctgg gaagccagta ttttcccttc cgaaagcggt gccactgcat ccctgtcgct
    57541 gtgaagaacc aaggtcggca atgaaatctc tgttagcagg ttgctcacgt caatgtcgtc
    57601 aaacaaagcg cgaaactgag caatattctc ggctggtccg cagagctttt ggaaatcgtt
    57661 gaaccactgc atttctgctt ttgtagcgtc cggcataaac atcgtggtca ggatttgccg
    57721 gattgcgggg ttttcgtttc cccagctgtt gcggattaaa ttgacaagag cttcgctttc
    57781 ttcaatctcg gcttcgttgc cgcgatgttt tcgccccctt gaataccctc cacttagtac
    57841 aagatgcgaa attcgtttcg gatgcctcag cgcatatgcc aacgaaacag atgcaccttg
    57901 cgacaaaccc aggatcgcta cttgttcaaa atcgtaggca tcgatcacga cttccatatc
    57961 gtcgaccatg cgctcaaaac tgatgtcgac atccgcccac tcggacagac cattcccccg
    58021 ttggtcatag cgaatgaccg taaatttatc cgaaaggtgt cgaatgtaat cgccgtaagc
    58081 agggttttgc cagtcttgtt ccaggtgggt catccagctt ccggaaatca acatcggata
    58141 cccttcgccg gaaacagtat gcgcgatgga ggtcccgtcc ttggaacgac aatatttcac
    58201 caaaggcaat gggttgggtt gcgcctggga aagagcagag tgtgcagcct gatcttcacc
    58261 gtgttggacg gaaactggtc caatcagccg aaatccgcgc cggcctacag tctcaatata
    58321 acttggattt tttgcgtcat ccccgagcga ttttcggatc tcaaaaatgt actcgcgcac
    58381 aagatccggg ttcacaaaca agccatgcca tacggcttga agtatttctt cgcgagacaa
    58441 aaccataccg gccctggaaa tcatgtactc cagcacttcg gtagcttttg gcgatagtgt
    58501 cgattgatcc tgtcccgatg acaatttgcc atccttgaga ttcaataccc atcgccgcat
    58561 gtgctcctcc cacactgcct gcaagatcaa cgatacatca acgataagtc aacggcatca
    58621 ccaagttcat gcggataccc tgtcccggag agccaatcgg gaattcgcgc tatgccacaa
    58681 gtatcaacga acaaactggg tcaaaccgga gcctctggca acaacaacgg tgtcaacgaa
    58741 gtcgcgcctt tgttgctgcg acttgcaaac caattggagg aagagatttg ccgcgcgctg
    58801 atggaggaca atgtcgcgct ggcagaacga ttggtggccc cacaatgtga gctgaagaag
    58861 cttgcccaag gtcttggttg atgaagctca cagccactag tggaaagtac agagaatgct
    58921 tgattttttg cccaccaaag gatcaagcca ccgcttttta acacacaata gggacataac
    58981 cttcagctcg ggcaccgagc gttcagaacc gcaacagttc cagcgcgtac ccctctggta
    59041 gggtttcgac atccgcaggg ataatggcca acccgtccgc ctgcgccagc aacgccacgc
    59101 gcccgctgta ggacggtgcc atcaggtgca ggcgcggcct gccgtccgga gctgtgcccc
    59161 ggatctgcac cgggcgaaat tcctgccgcc cgggatgacg ctgcagcggt tccgccagca
    59221 ccgcctgttc ggcgacaagc gggcttggat gcaaaccggc gcgccgtgcc atcatcggcg
    59281 acccgatgat ttgccaggta acgtaggcgg aaaccggatt gcccggcaac ccgatataaa
    59341 gcgcatcgcc gtgacgtccg aacatgatcg gcttgcccgg tttcatggcc actttcatca
    59401 catccgtctg accgccgatt ttggaaaaca ggcgcggcat gtgatcctcg tcgccaacag
    59461 acacgccgcc ggttgtgacg atcagatcgg atgtgtcgca tgcctgccgc aagacctgtt
    59521 ccagcaaaac cgggtcatcc tcgaccgggc cgatgtccgt caggtcgatc cagcgcttgt
    59581 ccagcagcgc ccgcagcata ttacggttcg agttgtaaat ctggccgggg ccaaggtctt
    59641 ctccgggctg gcgtaattcg ctgccggtcg agaagatggt gatcttgagc ttgcggtata
    59701 ccttgacctg gccaaacccg gctgaggcca gcgccgcgac ctcgcgcgcg ccgatctcgc
    59761 agccgtgacg caggatcagt gcccccgctt tcaggtcctc acccgcgcgg cggatatgct
    59821 gttcggcggt cgggcgactt gagaagcgga taccgccttt tgttagctcg caatcctcct
    59881 gcatcagaat ggcatcgaag tcatttggca ccggcgcacc ggtaaagata cgcaaggcgc
    59941 ttcctgcggg tgcctgatgc gcgccgctgt ccccggcggc cacgcgcccg gcgacgggca
    60001 gatcaaagac cggccccgcg cccagatcgc gagtgcggat cgcgtagcca tccatggcag
    60061 agttgtcgaa ggcgggcatg tcagttttgc tgaggcaatc ctcggccaga acccggccaa
    60121 tcgcctcagt cagcggtacg ggctttgttt cgacaatcgg attggcggcg gccagccccc
    60181 gtgtcagggc gtcagccacg gacacgtaca ggtgggcgtg ccggtcgcag gcgcatccat
    60241 cagccatctg tgtttctccg ggttcagccg aatgcaagga caaccccggc aaatcagcgt
    60301 caacactgtt catgatcgga cgggtcgcaa cccggccaac aaaccgcgcc caatggacac
    60361 cgagacccga gcgctgtcct tgacataggt cacagttcgt cgccacttgc ctgaacacgt
    60421 cccccatgcc catgctgtga ttgtcggtct gcggcagaat ctcggccggc ccacgcagcc
    60481 tattggctaa attgcgtagt ccccgcaaat catcagcagg tgatcaccgg gtgagaccaa
    60541 agggtttcga cgcgtgacgc aaacgactcc gttctgctga gtcgtcaatg acgcaggtgg
    60601 gtgcccgatg ttgtgtatgt catacaaggt cgcaacgacc tgtcctttgc cgacctcgcc
    60661 accaagctgc acgtgaaggt caatcaaccc ctcaaaattg ctggtgacat gcgagcagtc
    60721 tgcacccaca tcaacaaaac gggtcatggc agcatccgcg ggttccgtca tgacctcatc
    60781 ggctgcgaaa agccctaggt tagacagaac acggcagcag cccgaccagc caatctggaa
    60841 agagcgggtg gtcatcgtgc ccatcccccc aagctcgcag gaaaggaatt ttttgccctg
    60901 acgataggct tccgagtcga aatctgcacc ctcgtcggac gttcggctta ccattgtaaa
    60961 atcggcacca aattggcgcg caagatcaat attgtctgca ttcagcgccg catcattccc
    61021 caggcaaacg aacgcgcagt caatgtagcg cgtcgcagtt ccccctgagt gaaaatccag
    61081 aatgatgtcg gattgcggga tcaactcctg tgacacgaac cgggcaatag cagccgtcgg
    61141 tccgggagca tgtgtcccgg ggaacgcccg gttcatattt ccctgatcca gtggcgacac
    61201 acgggtacgc gcacgcacgg caggcgcatt caatgccggc agcacaatga tgcgcccgtt
    61261 cagctgctcc ggctcgagct ctctcagcat ccggtgaagg ataagctgcc cttcgtactc
    61321 gtccccgtgg ttgcccgccg taagtagcac cgtaggtccg gccccaccgc acaacacgcc
    61381 aatgggaacg cgaatggtgc tgaaagcaag cgcattgttg gacagggtca cgtcgatgaa
    61441 accggtccgc ttgcccggac ttacaagatc aagcgagcat cggaccgggc aattctgaac
    61501 catcgaggca ccttctgaaa atgtcacgtt tgtcagcggc ttcaaattcg accaccgcgc
    61561 gcatgctctc atctttatgg ttgagatcaa agccttcgtt gatctgatct tgcattggcc
    61621 atcagtgatc atcggatcgc tttttgggcc aatcaacaat tcggggggcg cccccct
//
