# Supplementary material for: Decoding coral resistance to eutrophication through the association of hyper‑efficient denitrifiers as key microbial allies
Source: Nat Commun. 2026 May 19;17:3938. doi: 10.1038/s41467-026-72571-w (PMC13187470; doi:10.1038/s41467-026-72571-w)
Supplement: Supplementary file 21 — Source Data [file 41467_2026_72571_MOESM21_ESM.zip › Source Data/FigureS6/AA3_denitrification.gbk]

LOCUS       contig00004            61677 bp    DNA              UNK 01-JAN-1980
DEFINITION  Genus species strain strain.
ACCESSION   contig00004
VERSION     contig00004
KEYWORDS    .
SOURCE      .
  ORGANISM  .
            .
FEATURES             Location/Qualifiers
     CDS             453..614
                     /locus_tag="AA3_01942"
                     /inference="ab initio prediction:Prodigal:002006"
                     /codon_start=1
                     /transl_table=11
                     /product="hypothetical protein"
                     /translation="MTRKPASGPDLRGVSRSGERPEPTVTVRMKENVQHAGNAVCPLVI
                     ALGEVSVC"
     gene            453..614
                     /locus_tag="AA3_01942"
     CDS             625..1065
                     /gene="ribH2"
                     /locus_tag="AA3_01943"
                     /EC_number="2.5.1.78"
                     /inference="ab initio prediction:Prodigal:002006"
                     /inference="similar to AA sequence:UniProtKB:Q2YKV1"
                     /codon_start=1
                     /transl_table=11
                     /product="6,7-dimethyl-8-ribityllumazine synthase 2"
                     /translation="MTHTRYAFVKANWHSDIVDRALDGFLQLIPAEQVDIFDVPGAFEM
                     PLIARDLAQTGQYAAIACAAFVVDGGIYRHDFVAQAVVDGLMRAGLDTGVPVLSVSLTP
                     HQFQETDHHNAIYREHFVQKGREAAQAALKVTETRAHIAAAA"
     gene            625..1065
                     /locus_tag="AA3_01943"
                     /gene="ribH2"
     CDS             1156..2256
                     /gene="aroC"
                     /locus_tag="AA3_01944"
                     /EC_number="4.2.3.5"
                     /inference="ab initio prediction:Prodigal:002006"
                     /inference="similar to AA sequence:UniProtKB:P12008"
                     /codon_start=1
                     /transl_table=11
                     /product="Chorismate synthase"
                     /db_xref="COG:COG0082"
                     /translation="MSMNSFGHLFRVTTWGESHGPALGATVDGCPPGVQINETMIQHWL
                     DKRKPGQNKFTTQRREPDQVKILSGVFEGQTTGTPVQLMIENTDQRSKDYGDIMDKFRP
                     GHADITYWQKYGIRDYRGGGRSSARETASRVAAGGLAREAIKQIAPNVQITGYMTQIGP
                     HKIDRANFDWSQIEQNPFWTPDAKSAEDWAVYLDDLRKSGNSVGAVVEVVARGVPAGLG
                     APIYAKLDTDLAAAMMSINAVKGVEIGEGMAAAELTGEANADEIFMGQNGPQYSSNHAG
                     GILGGISTGQDVVVRFAVKPTSSILTTRKTITKSGEETEIITKGRHDPCVGIRAVPVGE
                     AMMACVILDHLLLHRGQIGENRGRIG"
     gene            1156..2256
                     /locus_tag="AA3_01944"
                     /gene="aroC"
     CDS             2240..2902
                     /gene="yedJ"
                     /locus_tag="AA3_01945"
                     /inference="ab initio prediction:Prodigal:002006"
                     /inference="similar to AA sequence:UniProtKB:P46144"
                     /codon_start=1
                     /transl_table=11
                     /product="putative protein YedJ"
                     /db_xref="COG:COG1418"
                     /translation="MDGLADHRAALRAVVTQRMLTDPAHDLAHLDRVWLIAQTIADQRT
                     NQRVLLAACYLHDLVNLPKDDPNRHLASQQSATESEPILAELGFAASEICATQHAIAAH
                     SYSANIPPESPEACILRDADRLDALGAIGIARTFAVSGALGRALYDIADPFAEDRVLDD
                     QKFAIDHWKTKLLNLPAEMVTDGGRDSAHKRVTQMLGFLEIFSEEIGHPLPINWKSV"
     gene            2240..2902
                     /locus_tag="AA3_01945"
                     /gene="yedJ"
     CDS             2955..3890
                     /gene="cntI_1"
                     /locus_tag="AA3_01946"
                     /inference="ab initio prediction:Prodigal:002006"
                     /inference="similar to AA sequence:UniProtKB:Q9HUX6"
                     /codon_start=1
                     /transl_table=11
                     /product="Pseudopaline exporter CntI"
                     /translation="MAKSLTSHRPALAVALKLSALVLFTVMSALVKALSDDFPPGEMVF
                     FRSLFAIPVIIAWLSWRGELTQGFIVKKPMGHFWRGVLGTSAMGLTFTGLSLLPLPEVT
                     AIGYATPIFTLILAAIMLGERIRIIRIGAVALGLVGVLIMIWPRLGSGTAESAAMIGAL
                     CVLAATVARAFVQIHIRQLVQVDHPAAIVFYFSLTATLLSSLSVFWGWVVPSWEQAALL
                     VTMGLIGGVAQILVTSSYKFGQASMLAPYDYTTMLFAIIIGYIWFDELPTLVMLGGAAL
                     VIAGNVVVILRERQLGLDRTKARSVTDPKA"
     gene            2955..3890
                     /locus_tag="AA3_01946"
                     /gene="cntI_1"
     CDS             3948..4547
                     /gene="cobO"
                     /locus_tag="AA3_01947"
                     /EC_number="2.5.1.17"
                     /inference="ab initio prediction:Prodigal:002006"
                     /inference="similar to AA sequence:UniProtKB:P29930"
                     /codon_start=1
                     /transl_table=11
                     /product="Corrinoid adenosyltransferase"
                     /translation="MSDAQNHKEKMQEVQAKHRKKVSEAVDPGRGLVLINTGKGKGKSS
                     AAFGVVIRALGWGQKVAVVQFIKGKWKTGERRFFEERDLVTWHTMGEGFTWDTQDRERD
                     IAAATAAFGKACDLMKSGDYDLVVLDEINIALRYEYLSVETVMDGLKARSDKTSVFLTG
                     RDAPQALRDYADLVTEMTEEKHPFQAGIKAQRGVDF"
     gene            3948..4547
                     /locus_tag="AA3_01947"
                     /gene="cobO"
     CDS             complement(5024..5389)
                     /locus_tag="AA3_01948"
                     /inference="ab initio prediction:Prodigal:002006"
                     /codon_start=1
                     /transl_table=11
                     /product="hypothetical protein"
                     /translation="MSLRFVTRSVHAYLDYPVAIALMVLPFVLGLGQSNPLALWLSVVT
                     GVAAFVLTVLTDHHLGIWRVLSYKFHLAVDLLVGITFLMAPSLLGFSGIDALFYWINGA
                     AVVAVISLSAPEKDVVV"
     gene            complement(5024..5389)
                     /locus_tag="AA3_01948"
     CDS             complement(5501..6451)
                     /locus_tag="AA3_01949"
                     /inference="ab initio prediction:Prodigal:002006"
                     /inference="similar to AA sequence:ISfinder:IS4811"
                     /codon_start=1
                     /transl_table=11
                     /product="IS5 family transposase IS4811"
                     /db_xref="COG:COG3039"
                     /translation="MLDLLSDILTRLSLRGTFYFRTSFTPPFGIQVPSYENVARFHFVQ
                     RGELKVYLSATGETLRLRQGDLILIPHGASHALLCNEVKPYDALPLEHVLDQSGYTGDG
                     VLVYGGAEEERDTQLICGHFSFTGPAGRKGTGHMLIDRLPPYILIENYGEDAGTWIEAT
                     LRMIGSEVSGARIGGDLIALKLSEVLFAQAIRAYLEHQSPDDAALAGFADPRISRALTA
                     FHQSPAQEWSVASLAREAAMSRTAFAQLFAQKMGTTPIQYLTDWRMQIACHGLTENRWN
                     VADAAAEVGYASEAAFSRVFKKQVGVSPAAYRALH"
     gene            complement(5501..6451)
                     /locus_tag="AA3_01949"
     CDS             complement(6568..7434)
                     /gene="ilvE_1"
                     /locus_tag="AA3_01950"
                     /EC_number="2.6.1.42"
                     /inference="ab initio prediction:Prodigal:002006"
                     /inference="similar to AA sequence:UniProtKB:O86428"
                     /codon_start=1
                     /transl_table=11
                     /product="Branched-chain-amino-acid aminotransferase"
                     /db_xref="COG:COG0115"
                     /translation="MAGYDDRDGVIWMDGELVPWREANVHILSHAMHYASSVFEGERAY
                     NGKIFKSREHSERLIASAEALDMPMPYSVDEIEAAKEEALKASGLQDAYVRALVWRGSG
                     EDMGVASAKNPVRMAIAVWPWGAYYGDAKMQGAKLDIAEWKRPSPETIPVHAKAAGLYM
                     ICTISKHKAEAKGCSDALFMDSNGNVAEATGANVFFVKDGEVHTPLADCFLNGITRQTV
                     IQMLKDKGVTVHERRIRPEEMADFEQCWLTGTAAEVTPVGQIGDYTFEVGDLTREIAED
                     YEKLVRA"
     gene            complement(6568..7434)
                     /locus_tag="AA3_01950"
                     /gene="ilvE_1"
     CDS             7594..8106
                     /locus_tag="AA3_01951"
                     /inference="ab initio prediction:Prodigal:002006"
                     /codon_start=1
                     /transl_table=11
                     /product="hypothetical protein"
                     /translation="MSDIRPAPVFGGESLLFLTDEQLRQGIEAMFFAYRGFTADPDRIL
                     TELAYGRAHHRAIHFINRAPGTTVNNLLAILGVTKQSLNRVLRSLIEDGLVESRVGTVD
                     KRERHLFLTDKGKALEAKLSDAQRARMRAAYKDAGPEAVAGFRKVLEAMMDADMRRAYT
                     KLRDTTS"
     gene            7594..8106
                     /locus_tag="AA3_01951"
     CDS             8103..8804
                     /gene="ompR_4"
                     /locus_tag="AA3_01952"
                     /inference="ab initio prediction:Prodigal:002006"
                     /inference="similar to AA sequence:UniProtKB:P0AA16"
                     /codon_start=1
                     /transl_table=11
                     /product="Transcriptional regulatory protein OmpR"
                     /translation="MSEMDAHLLIVDDDERIRDLLKKFLMRSGFLVTSARDAAHARRVL
                     SGLDFDMIVLDVMMPGEDGVSLTRALRETHSTPILLLTAKGETEHRIAGLEAGADDYLA
                     KPFEPKELLLRINAILRRMPETPAHDAVAKILHLGPIRYDIERGEMWQGEDPVRLTATE
                     SQLMKIFSAQPGEPISRAKLVEDLGRDKGQAQERAVDVQITRLRRKLEQDPKQPRYLQT
                     VRGAGYMLAPD"
     gene            8103..8804
                     /locus_tag="AA3_01952"
                     /gene="ompR_4"
     CDS             8873..9799
                     /gene="hdaH"
                     /locus_tag="AA3_01953"
                     /EC_number="3.5.1.-"
                     /inference="ab initio prediction:Prodigal:002006"
                     /inference="similar to AA sequence:UniProtKB:Q70I53"
                     /codon_start=1
                     /transl_table=11
                     /product="Histone deacetylase-like amidohydrolase"
                     /translation="MKTALLTHADCLNHVTPEGHPERVARLEHILHALEDLDLQRVTAP
                     LAADDDLLRVHPQNHISDILDQRPSDGFKQIDGDTFMSPGSVDAAYRAAGAVVRAVDLV
                     LGGEAPNAFCAIRPPGHHAETETAMGFCLFGNAALAAKHALDHHGLNRVAVLDFDVHHG
                     NGTQDLLWDEKRALVITSQQMPLWPGSGRTDETGAYETVLNIPLAPGTGGAEMRVAYEA
                     QAFPRLRAFKPELIIVSAGFDAHQDDPLANLNWSTGDFAWITAELCKIADEVCDGRIVS
                     TLEGGYDLNALAEATRAHVEELMKAAQ"
     gene            8873..9799
                     /locus_tag="AA3_01953"
                     /gene="hdaH"
     CDS             9796..10038
                     /gene="xseB"
                     /locus_tag="AA3_01954"
                     /EC_number="3.1.11.6"
                     /inference="ab initio prediction:Prodigal:002006"
                     /inference="protein motif:HAMAP:MF_00337"
                     /codon_start=1
                     /transl_table=11
                     /product="Exodeoxyribonuclease 7 small subunit"
                     /translation="MTDTPVEQMTFEQAMKELEAVVGQLERGDVALDQSIALYERGAAL
                     KKRCEDELKRAEEKVAAITLDADGQPTGTTPVEGQ"
     gene            9796..10038
                     /locus_tag="AA3_01954"
                     /gene="xseB"
     CDS             10039..10905
                     /locus_tag="AA3_01955"
                     /EC_number="2.5.1.10"
                     /inference="ab initio prediction:Prodigal:002006"
                     /inference="similar to AA sequence:UniProtKB:Q08291"
                     /codon_start=1
                     /transl_table=11
                     /product="Farnesyl diphosphate synthase"
                     /translation="MFREKLAQDAALIQDHFDLVLGTLDDLDVTQAMAYATAGGKRLRG
                     FLVLESARLLGVDAARAIWPATGIEALHAYSLVHDDLPCMDDDDLRRGRPTVHVKWDEG
                     TAVLAGDALQTLAFELCVRPEVGNAEMRAELALTLAKASGAQGMVLGQALDIAAETAAE
                     PLTLDEITQLQVGKTGALIEWSACAGARLAQADPAPLRQYAQALGLAFQIADDIMDVEG
                     DAEKAGKRLQKDAEAGKATFVSLLGLDAAKSRAAELVDQACAALDEYGPAAETLKQAAR
                     FVIARDS"
     gene            10039..10905
                     /locus_tag="AA3_01955"
     CDS             10920..12848
                     /gene="dxs_2"
                     /locus_tag="AA3_01956"
                     /EC_number="2.2.1.7"
                     /inference="ab initio prediction:Prodigal:002006"
                     /inference="similar to AA sequence:UniProtKB:Q9KGU7"
                     /codon_start=1
                     /transl_table=11
                     /product="1-deoxy-D-xylulose-5-phosphate synthase"
                     /db_xref="COG:COG1154"
                     /translation="MSDRPNTPLLDLVSRPADLKQFSDAQLHQVAHELRTETISAVSVT
                     GGHLGAGLGVVELTTALHAVFDTPRDKIIWDVGHQCYPHKILTERRDRIRTLRMKDGLS
                     GFTKRSESPYDPFGAAHSSTSISAALGFAVARDLGGVTPEGLGDAIAVIGDGSMSAGMA
                     FEAMNNAGHLKKRLIVILNDNEMSIAPPVGALSNYLSRIYAEEPFHDLKAAAKGAVSLL
                     PEPFREGAKRAKDMLKGMAMGGTLFEELGFSYLGPIDGHDLDQLLPVLRAVKAKATGPI
                     LIHVLTKKGKGYAPAEQARDKGHATAKFDVVTGEQKKAPSNAPSYTSVFGKTLVEEAAR
                     DDKIVAVTAAMPDGTGLNLFAERYPSRCFDVAIAEQHGVTFSAALAAGGMKPFCAMYST
                     FLQRGYDQVVHDVAIQRLPVRFAVDRAGLVGADGATHAGSFDIAYLANLPGMVVMAAAD
                     EAELMHMVATAVAYDDGPIAFRYPRGEGVGVDLPERGEVLEIGKGRIIQKGARVALLSF
                     GTRLAEVQKAAEALSARGIAPTIADARFAKPLDRDLILDLAANHEALITIEEGAVGGFG
                     SHVAQLLADEGVFDEGLKYRSMVLPDIFIDQANPADMYAVAGMNAEQIEAKVLSILGVT
                     TIGEKRA"
     gene            10920..12848
                     /locus_tag="AA3_01956"
                     /gene="dxs_2"
     CDS             13061..13570
                     /gene="napF"
                     /locus_tag="AA3_01957"
                     /inference="ab initio prediction:Prodigal:002006"
                     /inference="similar to AA sequence:UniProtKB:P0AAL0"
                     /codon_start=1
                     /transl_table=11
                     /product="Ferredoxin-type protein NapF"
                     /db_xref="COG:COG1145"
                     /translation="MNKLASRRAFLKGKVLRNDQNSIRPPGADAAEFLELCTQCDECRE
                     ACPEDIIKFDTQGFPVVQLDASPCTFCGDCANACPTGALNPEHIADWPWRAKVAATCLS
                     MNGVSCRVCQDVCDHRAIRFELQTGGRAEPVLDTDTCTGCGACASACPAGSVSFERHTP
                     PTQEVA"
     gene            13061..13570
                     /locus_tag="AA3_01957"
                     /gene="napF"
     CDS             13570..13842
                     /gene="napD"
                     /locus_tag="AA3_01958"
                     /inference="ab initio prediction:Prodigal:002006"
                     /inference="protein motif:HAMAP:MF_02200"
                     /codon_start=1
                     /transl_table=11
                     /product="Chaperone NapD"
                     /translation="MNICGCLVHVTPETTQSAQATIAGTNGAEVHAASEDGRIVVVVED
                     TPEKLASETIMDLHQIPGVISLTLTYHHFEDLAETRPHLNASRQI"
     gene            13570..13842
                     /locus_tag="AA3_01958"
                     /gene="napD"
     CDS             13860..16352
                     /gene="napA_2"
                     /locus_tag="AA3_01959"
                     /EC_number="1.9.6.1"
                     /inference="ab initio prediction:Prodigal:002006"
                     /inference="similar to AA sequence:UniProtKB:P33937"
                     /codon_start=1
                     /transl_table=11
                     /product="Periplasmic nitrate reductase"
                     /db_xref="COG:COG0243"
                     /translation="MTISESRRTFLKSTAAAATASAAGLPLATGPASAQVGNPDIRWDK
                     AACRFCGTGCSVLVGTKDGRVVATQGDPDAPVNRGLNCIKGYFLSKIMYGKDRLTTPML
                     RKTNGEYDKNGEFEPVSWDEAFDVMAAKWKEALAKKGPTSVGMFGSGQWTVWEGYAAAK
                     MMKAGFRSNNIDPNARHCMASAVVGFMRTFGIDEPMGCYDDFEHADTFVLWGSNMAEMH
                     PILWSRLTDTRLTKPGSEVHVLSTYEHRSFELADNGMVFAPQTDLAILNYIANYIIQNG
                     AVNEEFVKNHVNITKTATDIGYGLRDNNPLQQEAENPNSGKLEPISFEEYAEAVSEYTL
                     EYTSELSGVPASQLERLAQQYADPNRKVMSLWTMGFNQHTRGSWVNSLMYNVHLLVGKI
                     SEPGNSPFSLTGQPSACGTAREVGTFAHRLPADMVVANDKHREICETAWKIPAGTIPPK
                     PGFHAVLQHRKLKDGDLNAYWVQCTNNMQAAPNINEEGYPGYRNPENFIAVSDPYPTVT
                     ALSADLILPTAMWVEKEGAYGNAERRTQFWRQQVKAPGEAKSDLWQLMEFSKRFTVEEV
                     WGEELLATMPEHRGKTMYEVLFANGTIDQFPLSETAEGFDNDESEHFGYYVQKGLFEEY
                     AEFGRGHAHDLAPFETYHQARGLRWPVVDGKETLYRFREGYDPYVPEGADVKFYGHKDG
                     KAKIIFAPYEPAPEEPDEEFNLWLCTGRVLEHWHSGSMTRRVPELHRAYPAAVVYMHPD
                     DARDRGLRRGQEIVLSTRRGEVNSRVETRGRNKVPRGLVFMPWFDEGQLTNKLTLDATC
                     PLSKETDFKKCACKVERA"
     gene            13860..16352
                     /locus_tag="AA3_01959"
                     /gene="napA_2"
     CDS             16380..17198
                     /gene="napG"
                     /locus_tag="AA3_01960"
                     /inference="ab initio prediction:Prodigal:002006"
                     /inference="similar to AA sequence:UniProtKB:P0AAL3"
                     /codon_start=1
                     /transl_table=11
                     /product="Ferredoxin-type protein NapG"
                     /db_xref="COG:COG1145"
                     /translation="MSRVGTPLSPQRRRFLQDSARAAGGCVAAGSLLAWLARDARALPA
                     EALRPPGALPEKDFLSACIRCGLCVRECPYDTLKLAELGVDAVATGTPYFTARDVPCEM
                     CDDIPCVAACPTGALDPGLDNIDDAKMGVAVLVDQENCLNFLGLRCDVCYRVCPIIDDA
                     ITLETEHNARSGSHAIFIPTVHADHCTGCGVCEKSCVLPEAAIKVLPTRLARGSSADHY
                     RKGWEEKEAKGAPVVEGIIDLPDRLPGPGTDNLVAPGGFEPSFKLPEVTQ"
     gene            16380..17198
                     /locus_tag="AA3_01960"
                     /gene="napG"
     CDS             17195..18106
                     /gene="napH"
                     /locus_tag="AA3_01961"
                     /inference="ab initio prediction:Prodigal:002006"
                     /inference="similar to AA sequence:UniProtKB:P33934"
                     /codon_start=1
                     /transl_table=11
                     /product="Ferredoxin-type protein NapH"
                     /db_xref="COG:COG0348"
                     /translation="MTARTNMPLGQEAIASKGWLSTHKYLLLRRASQLFFLVLFLLGPW
                     FGIWIVQGTLAGSLTLGVLPLTDPFVFLQSLIAGHWPELTAAIGAAIVLVAYALIGGRV
                     YCSWVCPINPVTDGAHWLHRKLGLQKGWQPKRGTRLWIMATVLIVSGLTGAIAWELVNP
                     ITMLHRGLIFGMGFVWAMVAAIFLFDLLVSRHGWCGHICPVGAFYGLIGSKAMLRVSAA
                     NRSACDDCMDCYAVCPENHAISPALKGKDTVLILSPDCTNCGRCIDICAEDVFKFTHRF
                     DALTVAPPEPTAAPQPRASRPF"
     gene            17195..18106
                     /locus_tag="AA3_01961"
                     /gene="napH"
     CDS             18119..18553
                     /gene="napB"
                     /locus_tag="AA3_01962"
                     /inference="ab initio prediction:Prodigal:002006"
                     /inference="similar to AA sequence:UniProtKB:P0ABL3"
                     /codon_start=1
                     /transl_table=11
                     /product="Periplasmic nitrate reductase, electron transfer
                     subunit"
                     /db_xref="COG:COG3043"
                     /translation="MKKPILVGLALIPPLLLGGLALAQSAGVNSLRGAEVDEPAVLDQV
                     HRTVEGRMQRNYRQQPPLIPHSIEQYQIDLRTNQCLSCHDWTKAGERNAPTLSMTHYLD
                     REGRELDQIAGTRYFCNQCHVPQADALPLVDNTFEPSSGN"
     gene            18119..18553
                     /locus_tag="AA3_01962"
                     /gene="napB"
     CDS             18580..19272
                     /gene="napC"
                     /locus_tag="AA3_01963"
                     /inference="ab initio prediction:Prodigal:002006"
                     /inference="similar to AA sequence:UniProtKB:P0ABL5"
                     /codon_start=1
                     /transl_table=11
                     /product="Cytochrome c-type protein NapC"
                     /db_xref="COG:COG3005"
                     /translation="MSDSQEKQGLIRRLWTWFWSPIAVLSVGFTLLAGFLAGILFWGGF
                     HWTLELTNTEEFCTSCHTMEVNLGEYRETIHYNNHSGVRAICSDCHVPDEWNHKIKAKI
                     MAVKDVYHELAGTISTPEKYEDHRLAMATAVWKKMKASDSRECRNCHNFDYMDFTIQET
                     RAANEHQRAIDNGMTCIDCHQGIAHSLPPNYLETYEKIAKEIDGEVLQEHAAASGDDIR
                     AFLNKSSD"
     gene            18580..19272
                     /locus_tag="AA3_01963"
                     /gene="napC"
     CDS             19285..19542
                     /locus_tag="AA3_01964"
                     /inference="ab initio prediction:Prodigal:002006"
                     /codon_start=1
                     /transl_table=11
                     /product="hypothetical protein"
                     /translation="MLEILGTIGGNVLGLPGILGLALGMMTRQYWLGALLGGLVGLIAP
                     LLFAGWQFSHVGAMALIIAIIVGVCAGTLGTAIRRKGATV"
     gene            19285..19542
                     /locus_tag="AA3_01964"
     CDS             complement(19570..20394)
                     /locus_tag="AA3_01965"
                     /inference="ab initio prediction:Prodigal:002006"
                     /codon_start=1
                     /transl_table=11
                     /product="hypothetical protein"
                     /translation="MTIVKFTQHKTMVHNCRLWHSVGQGWTNRARAPAGSNRGILLSHE
                     AQKAIARQSLLLRSLPEQHVETLLSHAIWRQYDRGETIFLQEETAQAIHVVLEGWVKLF
                     RMTPTGAEAVVSVFTRGDSFGEAVALRNVPYPVSAEAVSACDVMHIPSPILISLMKEDP
                     EIGISILAATFTHLHSLVAQLEQLKAQTGAQRVAEFLLNLCDTDAGECEVSLPYDKMLI
                     AGRLGMKPESLSRAFSRLKAVGVKINRNHAVISDIALLRDYAESDPAENWGR"
     gene            complement(19570..20394)
                     /locus_tag="AA3_01965"
     CDS             20457..21680
                     /gene="hemA_2"
                     /locus_tag="AA3_01966"
                     /EC_number="2.3.1.37"
                     /inference="ab initio prediction:Prodigal:002006"
                     /inference="similar to AA sequence:UniProtKB:P18079"
                     /codon_start=1
                     /transl_table=11
                     /product="5-aminolevulinate synthase"
                     /db_xref="COG:COG0156"
                     /translation="MDYERYFSQSLNDLRDEGNYRVFIDLQRRCGSFPNARQTDGSVQR
                     NVRIWCSNDYLGMGQHPSVIGAMHDALDRCGAGAGGTRNISGTTHDHVLLEAELADLHG
                     KESALLFTSGYVSNWAALGTLAAKIPGLIVFSDALNHASMIEGIRHSRAQKVIWKHNDL
                     EDLEAKLAAADPDAPKMIAFESVYSMDGDIAPIKEICDLADKYGAMTYLDEVHAVGLYG
                     PRGGGIAEREGLMDRLTVIEGTLGKAFGVVGGYIAASAALCDFVRSFASGFIFTTALPP
                     SIAAGAAASIRHLKQSNTERDLQKARVAQVRARLDAEGIPHIPNPSHIIPVMVGDPVKC
                     KFISDTLLEEFGIYIQPINYPTVPKGTERLRITPSPVHTDEDIDQLVGALSALWQRCQI
                     ARMPMAAQ"
     gene            20457..21680
                     /locus_tag="AA3_01966"
                     /gene="hemA_2"
     CDS             complement(21740..22027)
                     /locus_tag="AA3_01967"
                     /inference="ab initio prediction:Prodigal:002006"
                     /codon_start=1
                     /transl_table=11
                     /product="hypothetical protein"
                     /translation="MPAASSFPKYARRRLPNALTRAWLTLLMLSVASALLTVLPIPPAA
                     LAGGILILALAKCRVILARYLDLANSPAWLRGFTMVTTGFAIIIFVLYLI"
     gene            complement(21740..22027)
                     /locus_tag="AA3_01967"
     CDS             complement(22033..22581)
                     /gene="ctaE_1"
                     /locus_tag="AA3_01968"
                     /EC_number="1.9.3.1"
                     /inference="ab initio prediction:Prodigal:002006"
                     /inference="similar to AA sequence:UniProtKB:Q9AEL8"
                     /codon_start=1
                     /transl_table=11
                     /product="Cytochrome c oxidase subunit 3"
                     /db_xref="COG:COG1845"
                     /translation="MSDTSLIDELPGELLMWVLIISELLVFGAGLIAFMGVRLTDPAGF
                     AEAQSHLYRTGAALNTAVLVTSGYLAAQALHWRQIARRLAARLALIAAAALGAVFLVIK
                     GVEYAGKAAQGITYETHPFFLFYYLLTGFHAAHVLAGVGILLLVAWRDDPRNIEAGAQF
                     WHMVDLVWILLFPVIYLLG"
     gene            complement(22033..22581)
                     /locus_tag="AA3_01968"
                     /gene="ctaE_1"
     CDS             complement(22578..24500)
                     /locus_tag="AA3_01969"
                     /inference="ab initio prediction:Prodigal:002006"
                     /codon_start=1
                     /transl_table=11
                     /product="hypothetical protein"
                     /translation="MVRIDFEPWEPEETIGKLWHTLASRLDAPEVHDGAAVDLSEVAGR
                     LAVLFRGLGGSPGVELRPVSPEVSRHRLSWRRKLATEAELMPRASFDGEVLRLPDRLAV
                     FPAREANGALFVWLAAAAAHAGTRIDEDDPLRADLRALIAAQSMVEATLDDAPGLRPLY
                     NELCKGVLHHRDIPGLPPVEAAVEELVRYMLGDPAPLSARAEQLLTLDDDLTAPRGYQH
                     LRPVPLWPELRAVGFSEHNEVENPDTEGPPEESGEKTHRARRRKSDQANRSDSFILHKF
                     EAILSWAEFLNINRRIDDDDPDNAKKAADDQEEIGLGQISKAPPTKLKLHLDLAPEDVN
                     RERLSGRILYPEWDVRTGQYLPDHVNVLLSDADIREDSAEFGKDPATARRIRAVKRQFE
                     ALRPGRVMTRGHLDGDQLDIEAAVRAETDRHASGEGNERVWMQSRPEARDLAVSILLDV
                     SRSTESAVTGRAVIDIEREALAALAWGLNACGDDFAIHAFSSLKRQRVYVQRCKRFDEP
                     MGRLVEQRIASLRPGHYTRLGAAIRHCSADLASQSRKRRLLLVITDGKPNDLDHYEGRH
                     GIEDTRQAIREARRAGQSVFGVTIDKTGKSWFPRMFGQGGFAVIPDPHRLTMALPQIYR
                     QLVGA"
     gene            complement(22578..24500)
                     /locus_tag="AA3_01969"
     CDS             complement(24510..25319)
                     /gene="nirQ"
                     /locus_tag="AA3_01970"
                     /inference="ab initio prediction:Prodigal:002006"
                     /inference="similar to AA sequence:UniProtKB:Q02441"
                     /codon_start=1
                     /transl_table=11
                     /product="Denitrification regulatory protein NirQ"
                     /db_xref="COG:COG0714"
                     /translation="MDGSMKLNEGAANAPFYLAQGDECDVFTAAYNNDLPVLLKGPTGC
                     GKTRFVAHMAAKLGRPLYTVACHDDLAAADLIGRYLLKGGETVWVDGPLTRAVREGAIC
                     YLDEVVEARKDVTVVLHPLTDDRRILPIDRTGEELEAAPGFMLVASYNPGYQNILKTLK
                     PSTRQRFISLEFDFPSPEMEAEVVAQESGLALERCKPLIRLANKLRGLKGQDLEEGVST
                     RLVVYAATLIAQSMSTDRAILAAMIEPLTDDEDIKRGLLDLVTAVFG"
     gene            complement(24510..25319)
                     /locus_tag="AA3_01970"
                     /gene="nirQ"
     CDS             complement(25322..26722)
                     /gene="norB"
                     /locus_tag="AA3_01971"
                     /EC_number="1.7.2.5"
                     /inference="ab initio prediction:Prodigal:002006"
                     /inference="similar to AA sequence:UniProtKB:P98008"
                     /codon_start=1
                     /transl_table=11
                     /product="Nitric oxide reductase subunit B"
                     /translation="MKYESQKIAYAYFAVAMALFAIQVIGGLLAGFIYVFPNFLSELLP
                     FNIVRMLHTNSLIVWLILGFFGAAYFLIPEEAEREIHSPKLAYLQLIILVVGTLGVVVT
                     YVFNLFEGNWLLGKEGREFLEQPKWVKMGIVVAALIFLYNVSMTVLKGKKTAITNILLL
                     GLWGLALLFLFAFYNPGNLSLDKQYWWYVVHLWVEGVWELIMASILAYLMLKLTGVDRE
                     VVEKWLYVIVAAALFSGILGTGHHYYWIGTPAYWQWIGSIFSSLEVIPFFAMMAFAFVM
                     VWKGRRDHPNKAALLWSLGCATLAFFGAGVWGFLHTLHGVNYYTHGTQITAAHGHLAFY
                     GAYVCLNLAIFSYAMPILKNRDPYNQVLNMGSFWLMTSGMVFMTFVLTFGGTVQTHMQR
                     VVGDYFMDVQDQIAIFYWMRLGSGVVVVLGALLFIYSIWVPRKEVVEPGPIERDRLESD
                     PDHVAAES"
     gene            complement(25322..26722)
                     /locus_tag="AA3_01971"
                     /gene="norB"
     CDS             complement(26739..27188)
                     /gene="norC"
                     /locus_tag="AA3_01972"
                     /inference="ab initio prediction:Prodigal:002006"
                     /inference="similar to AA sequence:UniProtKB:Q52527"
                     /codon_start=1
                     /transl_table=11
                     /product="Nitric oxide reductase subunit C"
                     /db_xref="COG:COG2010"
                     /translation="MREVMTKSMARNIFYGGSLFFILIFLALSAHSHLYIVNSENSAKL
                     DESVVRGKHVWEKHACINCHTIMGEGAYYAPEVANVMTRWGVLDDPESAFEALKGWMEA
                     QPTGIPGRRQMPNFNLSDEEIRDLANFLIWTDNIDAQGWPPNEAG"
     gene            complement(26739..27188)
                     /locus_tag="AA3_01972"
                     /gene="norC"
     CDS             27491..28540
                     /locus_tag="AA3_01973"
                     /inference="ab initio prediction:Prodigal:002006"
                     /codon_start=1
                     /transl_table=11
                     /product="hypothetical protein"
                     /translation="MPINIYGAFRTDTTMTDNTATFATLGATFQISQYSQITIDDGADG
                     SVIEGDNIVNESPNDPTQTYLGEVFIWDYTIEVNDGVNTYQIGVMDWDENGDGDFDFPT
                     AEQGYFLGFIGDVPPLNTTLTVGSVVDNGANIEVDTVVPCFCAGTLIDTPTGPRAIETL
                     STGDKVVTLDHGPQVIRWIGSRTLDASELARKPRLRPIRIAAGSLGSGLPRRDLLVSPQ
                     HRMLIRSNIAIRMFNSEEVLVPAHKLVGIPGITVEEDAQNVVYHHMLFDRHEIVLAEGA
                     PSESLFTGQQALKAIHPEALAEIVALFPELASQDHQPVAARQIPRQGRKIHSLLRRHKK
                     NDRALIRPS"
     gene            27491..28540
                     /locus_tag="AA3_01973"
     CDS             complement(28566..29756)
                     /locus_tag="AA3_01974"
                     /inference="ab initio prediction:Prodigal:002006"
                     /codon_start=1
                     /transl_table=11
                     /product="hypothetical protein"
                     /translation="MPAMIARVLSEGFRVFFLSAGLFGVFAGGAWGVWLTTQTGLVGYE
                     NPTYAMNPPMWHAHEMIFGYATAALGGFLLTAVPNWTGTPEARVQFIVIAAGIWLAGRI
                     AMWFSGALPPGLVAVFDLAFVPILAAKIASQLIRRPKPQNMIFLLLLSYFWIANLLTHL
                     DWMGITGGTLDIGLRVGLLTLCSMIAILGGRITPAFTRNAMKRAGEPEAAWPVSVAALD
                     KASMGLALLLPLSVFLFGLGKIAGGAAVALGITQILRMSRWRARWAIRQPILVALHLGL
                     GMLALGLVLWGVAVLGIGSEIGALHVLGIGCVGGMTLAVMSRAALGHSGRALVAPPPMA
                     VAYGLMASAAILRWVGSVTDQGYLVMMLVSDGLWISAIVLYLITMWPALTGPRIAS"
     gene            complement(28566..29756)
                     /locus_tag="AA3_01974"
     CDS             30001..31677
                     /gene="nirS_1"
                     /locus_tag="AA3_01975"
                     /EC_number="1.7.2.1"
                     /inference="ab initio prediction:Prodigal:002006"
                     /inference="similar to AA sequence:UniProtKB:P24040"
                     /codon_start=1
                     /transl_table=11
                     /product="Nitrite reductase"
                     /translation="MSLGISYDKTGRAFGVGLAMLLGSVAAPAFAEEPTLSDEAFESSK
                     QLYFEQCAGCHGVLRKGATGKNLEPHWKKTAADGTVTEGGTLQLGQERLEKIIAWGTEG
                     GMNNFSDIMTEQEIKDMATYIMMEAPKPPEMSLEQMKETRKVYVEEADYPTEPLHGRNW
                     ENFFVVIERDVGKVAVIDGDTKEVLTHIPTGYAVHVLKASEHHSITEPEHPGRFWYTMG
                     RDGKMTKIDLWQKPENMLVSEVKIAYDARDVAVSGDGKYVIGGGYWPPHFAIVDAQTME
                     PVKVVSTRGTNVDGEYVEEARVAAIYTTPNEPTWIVAVKELGQLWQVDYTDLDNLRIDK
                     INSAKFLHDGFFDPTGRYFQIAANASNKMVVVDTETHKLEAMIDTAALPHPGPGANWVD
                     PNCGPVAGTTHLGVGTVTVWGNDPEGHPDQAWKTCYEVETDGPGLFVRTHPNSDYIWAD
                     QTKHPEPEIQQSVQVISKETGEIVKTIQITEDEGSAAVHFEFNADGTEVWVSKWNLSDS
                     KEPNGQIVIFDAKTLEEIGRIDGLYAPTGKFNVYNRSNHVT"
     gene            30001..31677
                     /locus_tag="AA3_01975"
                     /gene="nirS_1"
     CDS             31802..33592
                     /locus_tag="AA3_01976"
                     /inference="ab initio prediction:Prodigal:002006"
                     /codon_start=1
                     /transl_table=11
                     /product="hypothetical protein"
                     /translation="MTSEPDKKKPIWRRYFLWGMPVAGIAAAFVGGIIFWGGFNTAMEA
                     TNTKDFCISCHEMRDFVYEEYTGTIHDVNRSGVGAVCSDCHVPKDWTHKIIRKIKASKE
                     LYGKMVGTINTREKFEAKRVHLAMNEWERMKSSDSRECRNCHDFESMMPEFQKPRARQQ
                     HLNAMTVGQTCIDCHKGIAHSDARDRADEEYLEKLEAPNPSFIREIPPEYLASLERIEA
                     KEAAEAEAEKAAKQTQHEAMQAQIAAAVDAAVAEERAKAGGEEAAAPSGGGGGSDVGSD
                     IDWNAVAATDLKLFYPGQASFEWVQNGKFHGGARPLTKGGDQCTTCHAKELDTIGNKIV
                     AGGELEPTPIPGKRGVIDATVQAAHDDQNLYVRLQWPDAGHNPAPFVDGGKMDPDNQIK
                     VAMMITGTGIELGEQVGCWASCHADNSYMPFAPEADAIAGNADVAGRMTSQDTVTKYIS
                     ESRTDVEVKGRRGKALGGWDKLKAEEELAQYLEDGTYLDLMRVYADGSATNGYLLEQRV
                     VNEGEIAAAASLDGGMWTVVFSRPLNSGAPGDVPLEAGQTYTVGFAIHDDFAAARFHHV
                     TLDTSLALDDDSAFINVVKQ"
     gene            31802..33592
                     /locus_tag="AA3_01976"
     CDS             33647..34048
                     /gene="petE"
                     /locus_tag="AA3_01977"
                     /inference="ab initio prediction:Prodigal:002006"
                     /inference="protein motif:HAMAP:MF_00566"
                     /codon_start=1
                     /transl_table=11
                     /product="Plastocyanin"
                     /translation="MKPQHLLPALLFVAAPAWADETAELCAEAEERYTELFGQPSSSVE
                     DAEVVLMYKYTFCPVELTVKAGTTVRWVNMDKRTSHSVLLKDGSEPESDRLFPEETVEL
                     TFLTPGPQEYLCGPHWETQNMIGMITVEP"
     gene            33647..34048
                     /locus_tag="AA3_01977"
                     /gene="petE"
     CDS             34239..35000
                     /gene="sumT_1"
                     /locus_tag="AA3_01978"
                     /EC_number="2.1.1.107"
                     /inference="ab initio prediction:Prodigal:002006"
                     /inference="similar to AA sequence:UniProtKB:O34744"
                     /codon_start=1
                     /transl_table=11
                     /product="Uroporphyrinogen-III C-methyltransferase"
                     /db_xref="COG:COG0007"
                     /translation="MSGKVFLIGAGPGDPELMTLRALRMLQEADVVVYDRLVSADILNL
                     HAESARLIPVGKAPKCHTVPQDRINEILVEEASAGHTVARLKGGDPMIFGRGSEEAAHL
                     MANGIPVEYAPGITAAQGASCSTGVPLTHRGLATSVQYVTGHRQADKVLDLDWKRLADP
                     DSTLVVYMGVANIGQIAMGLMTKNLPGSTPVLAVGKATTPDEHRMVSRLDRLAADVRDA
                     DLKAPTLFIIGKVVSLYAERPVAELLEQAHG"
     gene            34239..35000
                     /locus_tag="AA3_01978"
                     /gene="sumT_1"
     CDS             34993..35376
                     /locus_tag="AA3_01979"
                     /inference="ab initio prediction:Prodigal:002006"
                     /codon_start=1
                     /transl_table=11
                     /product="hypothetical protein"
                     /translation="MAKFGSRRSGGSRSLPDGAAKGPGWTARAVLTTAVLVATSAFAAD
                     TLDPNALKRLVHQDCGSCHGLSLKGGLGPDLRSETLEHYDADVLTGVILDGIPDTAMPP
                     WRPLISEEEAEWIARYLLAQEAQ"
     gene            34993..35376
                     /locus_tag="AA3_01979"
     CDS             35373..36518
                     /locus_tag="AA3_01980"
                     /inference="ab initio prediction:Prodigal:002006"
                     /codon_start=1
                     /transl_table=11
                     /product="hypothetical protein"
                     /translation="MKQLILTLAATLLMTTAQAEPTATGDLGLVIERAKGSVLLVDQSD
                     RAALARIEGLGDLSHASLVYSPDERFAYVFGRDGGLTKVDIVTRQIVNRVVQAGNAIGG
                     AISDDGKLVAVSNYEPGGVRVFDAETLEMVADIPTDSKTIGLVDAPGRRFVFTMWDTGE
                     TWIADFAKGDPAITKITDMGKNPYDALITANGRTYITGLFGEDGLTALDLWSDNPEPIR
                     VLPDYGRGQEEMPVYKMPHLEGWALTGREFVLPAVGHHEVLWIASDTLTETGRTQTHGQ
                     PVFAMARPDGRQVWVNFAHPLNDTIQVIDSVSKEIIHEFKPGPAVLHMEFTPRGHEVWI
                     SVRDANKVMVYDTQTFEKLREIEADSPSGIFFTARAHRTGL"
     gene            35373..36518
                     /locus_tag="AA3_01980"
     CDS             36520..37509
                     /locus_tag="AA3_01981"
                     /inference="ab initio prediction:Prodigal:002006"
                     /codon_start=1
                     /transl_table=11
                     /product="hypothetical protein"
                     /translation="MQHITDPIDRRLLDDFQRDFPIVERPFQVLANALGLEEAEVLDRL
                     ARMRKTGRITRVGATIAPGAVSASTLAAVAAPEERLEEVAALIDAEPGVNHNYQREDDW
                     NLWFVATGPDRAHVNDTLARISQRSGLRVLDLRLVRPFNIDLGFRMSGETRNAPGPRKV
                     DRSAMREGDRPLLQTLSSGLSLVSDPYATLARTLNRNTEDVMDRVAALHRAGIVSRLGV
                     IVRHRALGWSANAMVVWDMPAEQVSSAGPALAAHPGVTLCYERNPVEDIWPYRLYSMIH
                     ARSRPEAMEVLAGAAALPELFGAQRKVLFSTRCFKQTGALIQPKEAAA"
     gene            36520..37509
                     /locus_tag="AA3_01981"
     CDS             37506..37955
                     /locus_tag="AA3_01982"
                     /inference="ab initio prediction:Prodigal:002006"
                     /codon_start=1
                     /transl_table=11
                     /product="hypothetical protein"
                     /translation="MTLDETDRAILNRMQDDLPLTAHPYAAIAQEMGIAESDLLTRLTR
                     MKDARVITRFGPFFDAAAMGGAFCLCAMAVPSQDFENVLTKVNAHPEVAHNYERTHRLN
                     MWFVLATETPEGIAATAEAIARETGIAVLQFPKLQEFFIGFRVAA"
     gene            37506..37955
                     /locus_tag="AA3_01982"
     CDS             37952..38434
                     /locus_tag="AA3_01983"
                     /inference="ab initio prediction:Prodigal:002006"
                     /codon_start=1
                     /transl_table=11
                     /product="hypothetical protein"
                     /translation="MIDAKDREIIEALQGGLPLVPAPYAQAAEGLGLDEEILMSRLADM
                     KSRGVIRRIAAAPNHYKLGMTSNGMTVWDVDDDRVAELGAQIGALPFVTHCYERPRALP
                     DWPYNLFAMVHGSDAQEVEDKRAQITAILGDACRAKDILYSTRILKKTGLRLKKKG"
     gene            37952..38434
                     /locus_tag="AA3_01983"
     CDS             38438..39652
                     /gene="pqqE"
                     /locus_tag="AA3_01984"
                     /EC_number="1.21.98.4"
                     /inference="ab initio prediction:Prodigal:002006"
                     /inference="similar to AA sequence:UniProtKB:P71517"
                     /codon_start=1
                     /transl_table=11
                     /product="PqqA peptide cyclase"
                     /db_xref="COG:COG0535"
                     /translation="MFRLTEYMHQLVKPTPVRKCRPGPVKPVVIWNLTRRCNLKCRHCY
                     TVSADVAFPGELSHEQAMVTLEDLGQFRVPALILSGGEPLDRFDFFDIAKRARDLVPML
                     ALSTNGTRIYDETADMIADVGFNYVGISLDGIRATNDWFRGVDGAFADALRGVRECKKR
                     GIKVGLRFCLTEGTQHHLPDLLQLCDDEGVDKFYLSHLVYAGRGDKNRGEDAEHLRTRK
                     GLDLLLERAWEAASGGRLLDIVTGNNDADAGYFLNWVRTHFDDDKAAHVHEHLAAWGGN
                     SSGLGVANIDNLGRVHPDTYWSDYTVGNVKTKSFSELWTGDDPMLAMLRTRPRPLKGRC
                     GACQLKDVCGGNTRIRALQLTGDPWAEDPACYLSNEEIGVNGASERLQVTPFRGKSHDP
                     AHQFF"
     gene            38438..39652
                     /locus_tag="AA3_01984"
                     /gene="pqqE"
     CDS             39627..41180
                     /gene="nirS_2"
                     /locus_tag="AA3_01985"
                     /EC_number="1.7.2.1"
                     /inference="ab initio prediction:Prodigal:002006"
                     /inference="similar to AA sequence:UniProtKB:P24474"
                     /codon_start=1
                     /transl_table=11
                     /product="Nitrite reductase"
                     /db_xref="COG:COG2010"
                     /translation="MIRRISSFDTLKIGTFCSLLLAGTAWADAPTDYAEHCASCHGENR
                     LGGVGPALIPESLKRMRGPRVAAVIAEGRIATQMPAFSHELDALQIEELAGWLKSPLET
                     NPQWDEADIMASRTLDEEYIPVDAPVWDSDPMNITLAVETGDHHVSVLDGDTFEVLDRF
                     ETPFAVHGGPKFSPDGRYVFIMSRDGWVQKYDIWALKQVGRVRAGLNSRNIAMSGDGKW
                     VAVANYLPNSLTLLSTEDLSVAKVIDVKSKKGKPSRVSAVYQAPPRESFVLALKDVPEI
                     WEVFYGANPPQSGLGHDFRIEGQFKNPDPFPVRKITTPDYLDDFFFDQSYEYVMGASRD
                     GKGGQVIDLVIGHKVADLDLPGMPHLGSGITWKHGDSTVMATPHLTDGTVSVIDMETWE
                     TVKRIKTEGPGFFMRSHENSPYVWADVFFGPNKDAMHVIDKQSLEIVKTLRPAPGKTVA
                     HVEFTKDGSHALVSIWEDDGAVIVYDAQTLEEVRRLPMRKPSGKYNVWNKITFSEGTSH
                     "
     gene            39627..41180
                     /locus_tag="AA3_01985"
                     /gene="nirS_2"
     CDS             41137..41400
                     /locus_tag="AA3_01986"
                     /inference="ab initio prediction:Prodigal:002006"
                     /codon_start=1
                     /transl_table=11
                     /product="hypothetical protein"
                     /translation="MSGTKSPSRKAPATEGKWPVWKLAILLYPATALTVAINLFLAGLI
                     LHSAGFGAIGPVPAILWSIPLGIPAAWLAGRWVRGLMDEADG"
     gene            41137..41400
                     /locus_tag="AA3_01986"
     CDS             41506..41964
                     /locus_tag="AA3_01987"
                     /inference="ab initio prediction:Prodigal:002006"
                     /codon_start=1
                     /transl_table=11
                     /product="hypothetical protein"
                     /translation="MPALVPLHNLPARAFRAAAGLAGMLLLLLQTFGPALASPGESVWV
                     EICSEGGAVWVEVDLEEGTEDPTAYCPKCADCALCAVTSAAPVPELAQVPQIGIFRVVQ
                     VQSSKSSVLYNSDRLWPETRGPPCATQKTTERAPRASMASTLSIGGAP"
     gene            41506..41964
                     /locus_tag="AA3_01987"
     CDS             41961..44138
                     /locus_tag="AA3_01988"
                     /inference="ab initio prediction:Prodigal:002006"
                     /codon_start=1
                     /transl_table=11
                     /product="hypothetical protein"
                     /translation="MIVSRAIHFLLALALSCLMAISAHADSLASFLPEIEPADLAPGAD
                     AFGPVRDDVPVAPVLKGGETVAWAFLTSDFVGTTGYSGKPIHVVAAIDDDAVLTGVQLV
                     KHSEPIVLIGIPNSRMVELTEGYAGLDLKVEAETGGEGHDLDIISGATVTIMVIDDSLV
                     RGGIKVARALGLGGLSPLQADGPKREVDMAQDAVYDWTTLSGDGSIRRLTLDVGQVNAA
                     FEATGDQRAIKRPEPGEPDDTFIDMHVALVSVPSIGKSLLGEAEYQNLVEWLDEGEQAI
                     LVLGRGAYSFKGSGYVRGGIFDRIQLIQGDNSVRFFDKQQERLGRVAAPDAPSFTELDI
                     FKIPAEAEFNPAEPFRLQLLVQRAVGAVEKTFLTFDLGYKLPEQYLLPVAAPTVVDDAT
                     GEAAAKAALWKRIWKDRTVEIAGLGVMLLVLTATFFFQFHATMNARVFYWFRIGYLTLT
                     LFFIGWYANAQLSVVNLMALAGSLRTGFSWDAFLLDPLVFIQWFAVAAALLFWGRGAYC
                     GWLCPFGALQELTNKIARALKVPQWTLPWGLNERLWPAKYMIFLGLFGLSFVSIPLAET
                     YAEIEPFKTAIILKFLRDWPFVVFALTLLGIGLFIERFYCRYLCPLGGALAIPARIRMF
                     DWLRRYKECGSPCQTCANECPVQAIHPTGEINPNECVTCLHCQVLYQSEDKCPVVIRQL
                     KRRAKTGSVNLKTPLGQPPANHPNAKPQSVS"
     gene            41961..44138
                     /locus_tag="AA3_01988"
     CDS             44154..46061
                     /gene="nosZ"
                     /locus_tag="AA3_01989"
                     /EC_number="1.7.2.4"
                     /inference="ab initio prediction:Prodigal:002006"
                     /inference="similar to AA sequence:UniProtKB:P94127"
                     /codon_start=1
                     /transl_table=11
                     /product="Nitrous-oxide reductase"
                     /translation="MSEQDNKLNITRRGMLGATATGAVLAGTGLGSTLMTAKQASAAAN
                     ANLEPGELDEYYGFWSSGQTGELRILGFPSMRELMRVPVFNRCSATGWGQTNESLKIMT
                     DGLLPETKEFLAKRGMKTYDNGDLHHPHMSFTDGTYDGRYLFMNDKANTRVARVRCDVM
                     KCDKITEIPNAKAIHGLRPQKFPRTGYVFANGEDETPLVNDGTVLDDPSQYVNIFTALD
                     GDTMEVAWQVIVSGNLDNTDCDYQGKYAYSTSYNSEMGMNLAEMTENELDHVVVFNLAE
                     IEKGIEAGDYQELKGVKVLDGRKGQNKKYTRYIPIPNSPHGINTAPDGKHVCINGKLSP
                     TVSIMDVTKLDALFESDADPRSCIVGEPQLGLGPLHTAYDGQGNAFTTLFLDSQIVKWN
                     MDKAIRAYAGEDVDPIISKVDVHYQPGHNSTSMGETKDADGKWLISMNKFSKDRFLNVG
                     PLKPENEQLIDISSDEMKVVHDGPTFAEPHDSIIVRSDIVNPVNVWDRNDVTWEDARKQ
                     AEADGIDLEEGAEEPIRDGNKVRVYMTSQAPTFSLEKFTVKQGDEVTIYVTNLDDVDDV
                     THGFCLGNYGIAFEIGPMATASITFTADRPGVHWFYCQWFCHALHMEMRGRMLVEPQGA
                     "
     gene            44154..46061
                     /locus_tag="AA3_01989"
                     /gene="nosZ"
     CDS             46065..47321
                     /gene="nosD"
                     /locus_tag="AA3_01990"
                     /inference="ab initio prediction:Prodigal:002006"
                     /inference="similar to AA sequence:UniProtKB:P19843"
                     /codon_start=1
                     /transl_table=11
                     /product="putative ABC transporter binding protein NosD"
                     /translation="MRWPLLIPLLLGSPLWAADWDVPNRAGAINEFLAQAADGDTLRLS
                     PGVYTETLVLDRPVTLDGLGQATIDGQGNGSVITVTGPGVTVRGLTVIGSGSSHEGIDS
                     GIQLTKTAMAPVVEDNVLLGNLYGVDIHGAKDSIVRGNRIEGRLDQRMNDRGNGVYVWN
                     APGAVVDGNDIRYGRDGIFVNSSKKNTFTNNLFRDLRFAVHYMYADNSIVSDNVSIGND
                     LGYAVMFTTNVTVANNVSIGDREHGVMLNYANKSTITGNVVKGAKEKCTFLYNSNKNEF
                     TDNWFQGCGIGIHFTAGSERNRIVGNSFIGNRTQVKYVSTKWVEWSEDGRGNYWSDFAA
                     YDVDGNGIADAPYRPNDSMDHVLWTQPAAKLLLGSPAVQLVRWSQSAFPALLPGGVMDS
                     NPLMQAPEPSAMKKVPHDG"
     gene            46065..47321
                     /locus_tag="AA3_01990"
                     /gene="nosD"
     CDS             47311..48204
                     /gene="nosF"
                     /locus_tag="AA3_01991"
                     /inference="ab initio prediction:Prodigal:002006"
                     /inference="similar to AA sequence:UniProtKB:P19844"
                     /codon_start=1
                     /transl_table=11
                     /product="putative ABC transporter ATP-binding protein
                     NosF"
                     /db_xref="COG:COG1131"
                     /translation="MTDKALSIDHVLKDRGKTRVLDDITLSLAPGQRVALLGHNGAGKS
                     TLIKSILGLTPIHGGAIRIGDATPGSAQARRETAYLPEAVSFHPALTGREQLTLFAQLS
                     GAKADVPGLLDRVGLSDALDRRIGTYSKGMRQRLGLAQVLLGQPKVALLDEPTSGLDPI
                     SRQDLYAIIDELAAQGTAVLIASHALTEVEARTDRIAIMRKGRMVADDTLTNLSALAGL
                     PIRLKVRASANPDVLAAELGGSRINGASVELLCTPEDKMEALRRIAGLGDAVADVEMTP
                     PKLEDLYRHYAQEDLQ"
     gene            47311..48204
                     /locus_tag="AA3_01991"
                     /gene="nosF"
     CDS             48201..49022
                     /gene="nosY"
                     /locus_tag="AA3_01992"
                     /inference="ab initio prediction:Prodigal:002006"
                     /inference="similar to AA sequence:UniProtKB:P19845"
                     /codon_start=1
                     /transl_table=11
                     /product="putative ABC transporter permease protein NosY"
                     /db_xref="COG:COG1277"
                     /translation="MTRFLAITRTEMLILRRNRWLLVATLIMVLFALALTFAGSAPTGT
                     LGVDMLTISVASMTTLSVYLAPLLALMIAFDAIAGDVDRGSLSLLLSYPAGRGEILLGK
                     FTAHLAALAFAMTIGFGTAGAVAAFFGGAGPESLMALIRLILTSILLGAVFLALGYLLS
                     ALAKGATAAAGLSAGLWLVFVVLYDLGLLGAVVMDKGGTFTQSVFPWVMVANPADAFRL
                     WNIAATEGVAMASGMTGAAQALPVWAAPVSLLIWPVLGFALARLAFRRVEP"
     gene            48201..49022
                     /locus_tag="AA3_01992"
                     /gene="nosY"
     CDS             49019..49534
                     /gene="nosL"
                     /locus_tag="AA3_01993"
                     /inference="ab initio prediction:Prodigal:002006"
                     /inference="similar to AA sequence:UniProtKB:O68481"
                     /codon_start=1
                     /transl_table=11
                     /product="Copper-binding lipoprotein NosL"
                     /translation="MKRLVLIALVALAACKEEIAEAPDPVDLTPDALSYFCQMNIAEHG
                     GPKGQIHLEGYPAPLFFAQVRDMLAYLKGPERDAKITAIYVSDMGVAPSWGQPGISNWI
                     AADDATFVVGADVAGGMGAREVVPFAEPAEAEAFILRYGGSALPLPEIPDAEVLGPVDL
                     DLILETPA"
     gene            49019..49534
                     /locus_tag="AA3_01993"
                     /gene="nosL"
     CDS             49531..50427
                     /locus_tag="AA3_01994"
                     /inference="ab initio prediction:Prodigal:002006"
                     /codon_start=1
                     /transl_table=11
                     /product="hypothetical protein"
                     /translation="MTLVTRRRFLSISAACAAMPAAASSSAQWRGIALGAPANLRLEGL
                     TDVQAAPIFGAVESELNRLEDIFSLYRPHSQISQLNRTGHLNAPAPELLEVLSLCSALH
                     EASGGAFDPTIQPLWLALASGAEQPIVERAHATIGWNNVHVGTDEIRLPYPRHSAITLN
                     GIAQGAITDRIVALLRSFDLRNVLVDMGEVAALGQRYTSEPWRVGLAAPDGKVAKRIRL
                     QDRAVATSAPGGTMLQGKHGHILNPKGHKVMQHAVSVSAARAVVADGLSTALCLTPDSG
                     ANALASRFPGAKIEMLL"
     gene            49531..50427
                     /locus_tag="AA3_01994"
     CDS             complement(51718..54006)
                     /locus_tag="AA3_01995"
                     /inference="ab initio prediction:Prodigal:002006"
                     /codon_start=1
                     /transl_table=11
                     /product="hypothetical protein"
                     /translation="MLEQFIHDFKRSSPLIRISIIALFPLYLLYRLHRYRRDIRRNRIN
                     TSFSVQRMGDISGTLRDVKQEPIDPKLESEINDLADTFALCRIVGNDLEPRHKVGQSLS
                     NVRFILDNEPEFEGVKKLWLLNRIFNAETEAKIISLLEERGQTYRRIAFDPEEYQSIGY
                     SFDTFKQPDMFYDGHLEIDSTSTRTTQAVMQAYRARNNYVMHNNGARNAALEFCLEYGK
                     WALPFDGNCFLTSSGWARLHSNILEARDKRYFVVPMARITNNQDLLEPNNTFSAEEEPQ
                     LVFRCDAPLRFNEDLPYGRRPKVELFMHLGIEGPWTRWPVEDFDIPPRRVHPDGHRVGQ
                     AGWVARLASGKAHLEQADRKAFVNRGLARASAIRSTLDMLSARPVRATFAQDQALSYDL
                     TTADPAQSEDWAAVREAAQQALGRGPFSVTQKPEPGPSGDLRDYFHPAPYWWPNPNSKD
                     GLPYVRRDGERLPGTELYEPESGRFDRTRLQRVFDDTTALALASTLQDADPSFHAHACS
                     ILRTWFLDAETGMKPNLSYAQVRLGHQGNMGAAHGVIETKDFYFLLDAVRILRDSHITD
                     RMKEWSAEFFDWFTDSVQGRQECRAANNHGTCYDLQAASLAAFLEKDDYLQALDLRAQA
                     RAISTITPDGDQPHELQRTLTQHYWAFNLQSWVNLFDHLSAAGLRPWQSEAGERVRVGL
                     RRMLMLSKQNWEHPQIKPFDSNRLLPLNETLKNQTGEDILGRAESDGPVSFFPHDGVAP
                     FWRLTRLGR"
     gene            complement(51718..54006)
                     /locus_tag="AA3_01995"
     CDS             complement(55073..55219)
                     /locus_tag="AA3_01996"
                     /inference="ab initio prediction:Prodigal:002006"
                     /codon_start=1
                     /transl_table=11
                     /product="hypothetical protein"
                     /translation="MLSQRFNLCVFLGSRNSFFVDSDAGRAATAIAYPLVETTKLNGVD
                     TQA"
     gene            complement(55073..55219)
                     /locus_tag="AA3_01996"
     CDS             complement(55427..56629)
                     /locus_tag="AA3_01997"
                     /inference="ab initio prediction:Prodigal:002006"
                     /codon_start=1
                     /transl_table=11
                     /product="hypothetical protein"
                     /translation="MSFLGRKRVRTSRKLSRWARFLRVLRKPGILFLTKKRKADLNSSI
                     ITAYDMLLSDGLGKTLSYLRRNDFYHSPGTTDLFKAIAATDDVAWTENMNAWLKRHSRS
                     VIRLKPGTDARFLRINFEDLPPVVGSQPKISVVMPAHNAETTIRLAVQSILQQTWRNLE
                     LIVVDDNSTDNTAEILAGLAQQEPRLIVLNNLVNVGPYVSKNRALTVASGDFITGHDAD
                     DLALPDRLERQVRPLLHDHSLVGTYGHMVRLDETGRPNYLSRIANHSFDGILRRAMISL
                     MLRREVFSLVGYWDSVRFGADMEFLARVERAFPNSVVEDRACTMLCLNEKGSLTNNPAS
                     GISNRGGPSQIRVEYRDSWKKWHQEHRNEVLYRSFSNQTREFEAPEGMVIPQNDILKVQ
                     G"
     gene            complement(55427..56629)
                     /locus_tag="AA3_01997"
     CDS             56912..58765
                     /gene="mshA_2"
                     /locus_tag="AA3_01998"
                     /EC_number="2.4.1.250"
                     /inference="ab initio prediction:Prodigal:002006"
                     /inference="protein motif:HAMAP:MF_01695"
                     /codon_start=1
                     /transl_table=11
                     /product="D-inositol-3-phosphate glycosyltransferase"
                     /translation="MRKRALSLYAVSENSSSNRLRPPGFIRKVFRRKLKREIRSKRAQM
                     TELNRERRYSEALVLCRQICQSSFARPQDHFQRTKILHALGKGAVVRRYVDWLYTLYDR
                     QQISRADLAFRLWKSWRPKSAMDVLGERQNWQTNATAERSALLSLIDLRRYVEARELNS
                     DLKHVRQSSRLSKRINTALNSLSAEGISAEEEEDIAFSVLRHWVKCQKEQPTQTYKAHA
                     GRVLLYNHSLGIGGAERQVTHLIANLAQDPSVSSLHMLTKEQPRNVYKLPSGYSKLSNH
                     QLDDMPVSLPDPWKDEPTLQSVASLSEAIGMRWLRAVLGTLYELRPEVVHIRGGLHAEL
                     ALAAVISGTPRVVVHFGSMTRGQQSSGSEIESLRERLSEYTIKLCAQFPQVVLAANSRA
                     AADDWAQATGLPDTRFTTIYNAIEPKELGFKELSPPKPDSGQQLTVGGVFRFSPVKDPL
                     LWVSVAKRVNTAIPGTRFLMVGDGPLRKDIEKAIASAGLTDQFVLPGLVSEGLFDYLRQ
                     MDLFLMTTCTESLPNAVIEAQLAGLPVVAPDVGGINEAIADHDTARLTMRSADALAQAV
                     IDGLQNEDWRASVHARSPGLIMNKFSRAAQLNAVKTAYGWC"
     gene            56912..58765
                     /locus_tag="AA3_01998"
                     /gene="mshA_2"
     CDS             58769..60640
                     /locus_tag="AA3_01999"
                     /inference="ab initio prediction:Prodigal:002006"
                     /codon_start=1
                     /transl_table=11
                     /product="hypothetical protein"
                     /translation="MKYRPEIDGLRALAVIPVILFHAGFPYFTGGYVGVDVFFVISGYL
                     ITTILVGDLEQGRYSIIKFYERRVRRIIPALFCVVAVSFVAGWFILLPADFKSFSLSVV
                     AVTTFWSNFFFWMESGYFDTATELKPLLHTWSLAVEEQFYIFFPIALALLWRFGLKIVF
                     VVLSLIFAVSFAFATWDLGALSEPEAAFYLLPTRAWELMAGALTALYLGRPNPWRPGSA
                     LSGVLSVLGIALILYAILVYDKHTPFPSPYALAPVLGTVLIILFERRGTWSFPILANPV
                     CIGVGLISYSAYLWHQPVLAYARYLSWHEPPLWFMAVLCGFTLLLAFLSYKFVETPFRK
                     GPVFPGMAIMLPAGAAGAALIVAGLAITWTQGVPGRYTENHQAVFEQYDDPANYVRGQF
                     SEFQKAEFDGTDQRNKLLIIGDSYAQDMLNAVLESPLADKFQLSTFYISGRCGNLFLKR
                     DFTDLVAPKDRELCAKRPGYEDETLQARIEHADEIWLVSSWKDWHVENLPESLENLGDV
                     TLARIRVMGRKNFGSGMSLKRYMTEFETGNEDILVEMSQGHLATNQSMNETLSQGQFVD
                     ISNLMCGNGKTCRNTNEDGLLISYDGGHLTRAGAIMLGHRLTEWLEQ"
     gene            58769..60640
                     /locus_tag="AA3_01999"
ORIGIN
        1 cctcgcaatt cttccacggg gcgcatctca agcacgccgg tcagatgcac cgcaacatag
       61 ttccaggtcg ggacctgatc atcgacgcca taccaatcag gcgagatata cccatcaggc
      121 cctgaaacgg cgatccgcgc agattgtggc tgcttcaatg cacgcacgat cgggtttgac
      181 cgcaccagat gcagatccgc ccatccggca tcttcgctca gcaagaaagg aacgtggctc
      241 agtaatggcg cttccggtgt cgagaccgcc agaacgccaa aggcgcgctc tcgggcaaaa
      301 tcgatatgac gcgcacgcgc ctcgttgcga aaggcagggt taggatgcat ttaggtcctc
      361 cgtccaattt ctcttgcaga accagtatcg aattggcaag gtccacctcg ttctcagggc
      421 ggggcgaaat tccccaccgg cggtatgcgg gcatgacccg taagcccgcg agcggccccg
      481 accttcgggg tgtcagcaga tctggtgaga ggccagagcc gacggttaca gtccggatga
      541 aagagaacgt gcagcacgcc ggtaatgcgg tgtgcccgct cgtgatcgcc ttgggtgaag
      601 tgtctgtttg ctaaggagat catgatgaca cacacccgct atgctttcgt caaagccaat
      661 tggcattctg atatcgtgga tcgcgccctt gatgggttct tgcaactcat ccccgccgaa
      721 caggtcgata tatttgacgt ccccggcgcg tttgaaatgc ctttgattgc gcgcgatctg
      781 gctcaaaccg gtcaatacgc ggccatagcc tgtgcagcct tcgtggtgga tgggggcata
      841 taccggcacg attttgttgc tcaggccgtg gttgatggtt tgatgcgcgc cggtctggat
      901 accggtgtcc cagtgctgtc ggtctcgctg acgccgcatc aatttcagga aaccgatcat
      961 cacaacgcca tctaccgcga gcactttgtg caaaaagggc gcgaagccgc acaggcggcc
     1021 ctaaaggtca ccgagacccg cgcgcacatc gctgctgcag cctgacagca agcggtcggg
     1081 gtcaccctcg accgcaaatc cgcttgaggc caagccccgc gcccgctaat cacgttccgc
     1141 aaaggagcac gccccatgtc gatgaacagc tttggacacc tcttccgagt caccacctgg
     1201 ggtgaaagtc acggccctgc attgggggcc accgtcgacg gctgcccacc aggtgtgcaa
     1261 atcaatgaga ctatgatcca gcactggctg gacaagcgca aaccagggca gaacaagttt
     1321 acgacccagc gacgcgagcc cgatcaggtc aaaattctgt ccggtgtttt cgaaggccag
     1381 accaccggca cgcctgtaca attgatgatc gagaacaccg atcagcgctc gaaagactac
     1441 ggcgacatca tggacaagtt ccgccctggt cacgctgata ttacttactg gcagaaatac
     1501 ggtattcgcg attatcgcgg tggcggacgc agctcggccc gggaaacggc ttcgcgtgtc
     1561 gccgctggag ggttggcgcg cgaggcgatc aagcagatcg ccccgaatgt gcagatcacc
     1621 ggttatatga cgcagatcgg cccgcacaaa atcgaccgtg ccaatttcga ctggtcgcag
     1681 atcgaacaaa acccgttctg gacaccggac gctaaatctg ccgaggattg ggcggtctat
     1741 cttgatgatc tgcgcaagtc cggaaactcg gtcggcgcgg tagttgaggt cgtggcacgt
     1801 ggcgtccctg cggggctggg cgcaccaata tacgcaaagt tagacactga tctggccgct
     1861 gccatgatgt cgatcaacgc cgtaaaaggc gtcgagattg gcgagggtat ggcggcagca
     1921 gaactgaccg gcgaagccaa cgctgacgaa atctttatgg gtcagaacgg cccgcaatac
     1981 agctcgaacc atgcaggtgg cattttgggc ggcatttcca ccgggcagga cgtcgtcgtg
     2041 cgttttgcgg tcaagccgac ctcgtcgatc ttgaccactc gcaaaaccat caccaaatcc
     2101 ggtgaagaga ccgagatcat taccaaagga cgccacgatc cctgcgttgg catccgcgcc
     2161 gtgccggtgg gtgaggcgat gatggcctgt gtaatcctcg atcacttgct tctacatcgc
     2221 ggccagatcg gcgagaaccg tggacggatt ggctgatcat cgcgcggcgc ttcgggcggt
     2281 cgtcacgcag cgaatgctga ccgatccagc gcatgatctg gcgcatctgg atcgggtttg
     2341 gttaatcgct cagactattg ctgaccagcg caccaaccag cgtgtattgc tcgccgcctg
     2401 ttatctgcat gatctggtca atctgcccaa ggacgatccc aaccggcatc tggcgtcgca
     2461 acaatcggcc actgaatcag agcctattct tgcagaactt ggctttgcgg cttcggaaat
     2521 ttgcgccacg caacacgcca ttgctgcgca cagctactcc gccaacatcc ctcctgaatc
     2581 gcccgaggca tgtatcctgc gggatgcgga tcgactggac gcacttggcg cgatcgggat
     2641 tgcccgcacc ttcgccgtgt cgggagcgtt ggggcgggcg ttatatgata tcgccgatcc
     2701 cttcgccgaa gaccgcgtct tggatgatca gaaatttgca attgaccatt ggaagaccaa
     2761 gctgctgaat ctgccagctg aaatggtgac tgatggcgga cgtgattcag cgcacaagcg
     2821 ggttactcaa atgctcgggt ttcttgagat attctcggaa gaaatcgggc acccactccc
     2881 aatcaactgg aaatctgtct gattggtaca atcccatcgt tgatcttttg cgcgcgaaag
     2941 cgcaggttcg cgccatggcg aaatccttaa catcgcatcg tccggcatta gccgtggcgc
     3001 tgaaactcag tgcgctggtg ctgttcacag taatgtccgc cttggtcaag gcgctgtcag
     3061 atgatttccc tccgggcgaa atggtgtttt tccgctcgct cttcgccatt ccggtcatca
     3121 ttgcttggtt gtcatggcgc ggagagctga cgcaaggttt catcgtaaag aagcctatgg
     3181 gccatttctg gcgcggtgta ttgggcacgt cggccatggg gttgaccttt accggactta
     3241 gcctgctgcc tttgcccgag gtcacggcca tcggctatgc cacccctatc ttcacgctga
     3301 tcctggccgc aatcatgttg ggtgaacgga tacgaataat ccgcatcggt gccgttgcgc
     3361 ttggtcttgt cggcgttctg ataatgatct ggccacgcct gggctcgggt actgctgaat
     3421 ccgccgcaat gatcggcgca ctctgtgtat tggcggctac cgtcgcgcgc gcttttgttc
     3481 agatacacat tcggcaactt gtgcaggtgg atcatccagc tgcgattgtg ttctactttt
     3541 cgctcaccgc aactttgctt tcaagcctat cggtgttttg gggctgggtt gtcccaagct
     3601 gggaacaagc cgcattgctg gtgacaatgg gcttgatcgg cggagtggcg cagattctcg
     3661 tgacatcctc gtacaagttc ggtcaagcct cgatgttggc accttacgat tatacgacga
     3721 tgctgtttgc catcatcatc ggctatatct ggtttgatga gcttcctacc ctggtgatgc
     3781 tgggtggtgc ggcgctggtg attgcaggca acgttgtggt tatcctgcgc gaacgccaac
     3841 ttggactcga tcggaccaag gcgcggtctg taaccgaccc caaagcgtga ctttaccttt
     3901 tgcaaacttc ccctaggttg ggccgagcaa tcacagaaag tttcccgatg agcgacgcac
     3961 aaaaccacaa agaaaaaatg caagaggtgc aggcgaagca ccgcaaaaaa gtctcggaag
     4021 cggttgatcc cggtcgggga ttggtgctga tcaacaccgg caagggcaaa ggcaagtcct
     4081 cggccgcatt tggtgtagta attcgcgcct tgggttgggg tcagaaagtg gccgtggttc
     4141 agttcatcaa aggcaaatgg aagacgggtg agcgcaggtt ctttgaagag cgtgatctgg
     4201 tcacctggca cacaatgggc gaaggcttca cctgggatac gcaagaccgc gaacgtgaca
     4261 ttgctgccgc gacggcagcc tttggcaagg cgtgtgatct gatgaaaagc ggtgactatg
     4321 atcttgttgt tttggacgag atcaatatcg cgctgcgcta cgaatacctt tcagtagaga
     4381 ctgttatgga cggtcttaag gcccgttcgg acaaaaccag cgtattcctg acaggccggg
     4441 atgcacccca agctttgcgc gattatgcgg atctggtgac cgaaatgacc gaagagaagc
     4501 acccgtttca ggccggtatc aaagcccagc ggggtgtgga tttctaaacc cgcacttccc
     4561 cttcattcag cgcgcgcagt gatgcgcgcc tgacgggctc aggtgtcacg acggggtgtt
     4621 cctcgagctt gcgacaacgt tcggcatcac aggtcttgtg atcaagataa gcggcgacat
     4681 ctgaggtcag cgcatcgcaa tcacatgacg cgcaacaggg atcgcccatc aattcttcga
     4741 aacgttcgcg caatcgcagc ctctttgagg tcgtttccgg ggcgatggca ggccttcaca
     4801 tctgcacaag ctgagcctac agatcgcccc agaacccgga gcttgatatc aaaatctggc
     4861 gttgcattat atctgattgt ttttatcgga aatttcaagc cttaaattcg attacatcat
     4921 cgccagctca attagggcaa atggccttat tagagccaaa aaaggaagag ggccacgcag
     4981 aaatccgcac ggcccatcaa tgatttacag atttggtatt cggtcagaca acaacatctt
     5041 tttcgggcgc actaagcgat atgaccgcga caacagcggc accgtttatc cagtagaaca
     5101 gggcgtcaat gccggaaaac ccaagcaggc tgggcgccat cagaaaggta ataccaacaa
     5161 gaagatctac agcgaggtgg aacttgtagg acagcaccct ccagattccg agatgatgat
     5221 ctgtcaaaac ggtcaatacg aaggcggcca cgcctgtaac cacggacagc cagagcgcca
     5281 aggggttgga ctgaccaagc cctagaacaa agggcaacac catcagcgca atcgcaaccg
     5341 ggtagtcgag atacgcatgg acagagcggg tgacaaaacg cagggacatt tcaacttcct
     5401 ttccttaatc agtgatggct aaaggatagg agcagcgatc cgaacggagt atacttggtc
     5461 gtttgataaa ctttgcagat cgttcgaaat atttgaacga tcagtgcagc gcccgatagg
     5521 cggcaggaga tacgccaacc tgcttcttga acacgcgcga aaacgcggcc tcagaggcat
     5581 atcccacctc ggcagccgca tccgcaacat tccagcggtt ttcggtcaac ccatgacagg
     5641 ctatctgcat ccgccaatct gtcagatatt gtatcggagt tgttcccatc ttctgggcaa
     5701 aaagctgggc aaacgcggtg cgcgacatcg ccgcctcgcg cgcgagtgag gcaacactcc
     5761 actcctgtgc gggggactga tgaaatgccg tcagcgcccg cgagatgcgc gggtcggcaa
     5821 acccggccag cgcggcatca tccgggcttt ggtgttccag ataggcccgt attgcttgcg
     5881 caaacagcac ttcagacagt ttcaaagcaa ttaaatcgcc gccaatgcgt gcgccggaca
     5941 cctctgatcc gatcatgcgc agggtcgcct caatccaggt gccagcgtcc tccccgtaat
     6001 tctcgatcag aatatagggc ggcagccgat cgatcagcat atgcccagtc cctttccgac
     6061 cagcgggtcc cgtaaacgag aaatgaccgc agatcagctg cgtatcgcgt tcttcttccg
     6121 ccccgccata gaccagcaca ccgtcgcccg tgtagccgga ctgatccaac acgtgctcaa
     6181 gtggcagagc gtcatagggt ttgacctcgt tgcacagcag cgcgtgtgac gcgccatgtg
     6241 ggatcaagat caggtcgccc tgccgcaacc gcagcgtctc gccagttgca gacaggtaaa
     6301 ccttaagctc accgcgctga acaaagtgaa agcgggccac gttctcgtag ctcggcacct
     6361 gtatcccgaa cggaggggta aaggatgtgc gaaagtaaaa cgtgccacga agagacaggc
     6421 gggtgagaat atcgctgaga agatccaaca tagatcaaga atacggtctc acacgcaggc
     6481 gtccatatct cgggacgatc tgcacaaaaa tttgcacgac ctgcgatcag aacccccgcc
     6541 tgagcggggg ttcaaagcgg tattaactta cgcgcggacc agcttttcgt agtcttcggc
     6601 gatttcgcgg gtcagatcgc ctacttcaaa cgtatagtca ccgatttgcc cgaccggcgt
     6661 gacttcggct gctgtacctg tcagccagca ctgttcgaaa tctgccattt cttcgggtct
     6721 gatgcggcgt tcgtggacag tgacgccctt gtctttcagc atctggatca ccgtctgacg
     6781 ggtgatgccg ttcaggaagc aatcggccag cggggtgtgc acttctccgt ctttcacgaa
     6841 gaagacgttg gcacccgtcg cctctgccac gttgccgttg gaatccatga acaaagcgtc
     6901 cgagcagcct ttagcctcgg ccttatgctt tgaaatggtg cagatcatgt aaagacccgc
     6961 tgccttggca tgtaccggaa tggtttccgg gctgggtcgt ttccattcgg cgatgtccag
     7021 cttggcacct tgcatcttgg catcaccgta atacgcaccc caaggccaaa cagcgatcgc
     7081 catccggacg gggttcttgg cggaagcgac acccatgtcc tcgcccgagc cacgccagac
     7141 cagcgcccgc acataagcat cctgaagtcc gctagctttc agcgcctctt ccttggcggc
     7201 ctcgatctca tcgaccgagt agggcatcgg catatccagc gcctcagccg aggcaatcag
     7261 gcgttccgaa tgttcgcggc ttttgaagat cttaccgtta taggcgcgct caccctcaaa
     7321 cacggaggac gcatagtgca tcgcgtggga cagaatgtgc acattggctt cgcgccaggg
     7381 caccagttcg ccatccatcc agatgacacc gtcgcgatcg tcatatcccg ccatgcgaaa
     7441 cctcctgagc cgggctgtat ttccgaatgt tgcgtcattt aggtccgctc cggacataat
     7501 gttgcgcaaa aactgcaatt cgatacctgt gcgctcttgg aatgtcaata aggctgacat
     7561 aaagtcaaac taaatcgagt aatgaggccc gacatgtccg acatacgtcc cgccccggtc
     7621 tttggcggag aaagcctgtt gtttctgaca gatgagcaac tgaggcaagg tatcgaggcc
     7681 atgttctttg cttatcgcgg ttttaccgcc gatcctgatc gtatcctgac tgaattggcc
     7741 tatggtcggg cgcatcaccg ggctatccac ttcatcaacc gcgcgccggg aacgacggtc
     7801 aacaatctgc tggccatatt gggtgttacc aaacaatcgc tgaaccgcgt tctgcgtagc
     7861 ctcatcgaag atggtctggt cgaaagccga gtcggaacag tggacaaacg tgaacgccac
     7921 ctatttctga cggataaggg gaaggcgtta gaggccaaac tctccgacgc ccagcgcgcc
     7981 cggatgcgcg cggcctacaa ggatgcgggc cccgaagcag tggccgggtt tcgcaaagtg
     8041 cttgaagcga tgatggatgc tgatatgcgt cgtgcatata caaaactgcg ggatacgact
     8101 tcatgagcga aatggacgcc catcttctta tcgtcgatga tgacgagcgc attcgtgacc
     8161 tgctcaagaa attcctgatg cgcagcgggt tcttggtgac ttctgcgcgc gacgcggccc
     8221 atgcgcggcg ggtgttgtca gggttggatt ttgatatgat tgtgctggat gtgatgatgc
     8281 ccggtgagga tggcgtcagc ctgacccggg ccttgcgcga aacgcattcc accccgatct
     8341 tgttgctgac ggcaaagggc gaaaccgagc atcggattgc tggtttggaa gccggagctg
     8401 atgactactt ggccaagccg ttcgaaccca aagagttgct gcttaggatc aatgcaattc
     8461 tgcgccggat gccggaaacg cctgcgcacg acgcagtggc caagattctg catcttggac
     8521 caattcgcta cgatatcgag cggggtgaga tgtggcaggg cgaagatccg gtgcgcctga
     8581 ctgcaacgga aagccagttg atgaagatat tctcggccca gcccggcgaa ccgattagcc
     8641 gtgccaagct ggtcgaggac ctggggcgcg acaagggaca ggcgcaggaa cgtgcggtgg
     8701 acgtgcagat cacccgcttg cgtcggaagc tggagcagga tccgaaacag cctcgttatc
     8761 tgcaaactgt gcgcggtgcg ggctatatgc tggcgccgga ctgatgagcc gctgcacggc
     8821 gtttttaggc cttgggcgag gatattttta gccagatgaa tatggaatcc tgatgaaaac
     8881 cgctttgctg acccacgcag attgcctgaa ccatgtgaca ccggaggggc atccagagcg
     8941 ggtggcgcgg ttggaacata tccttcatgc gcttgaggat ttggatttgc agcgtgtgac
     9001 agcgccgttg gcagcggatg atgatttgct acgagttcat ccgcagaacc atatcagcga
     9061 tattcttgac caaaggccct cggatgggtt caagcagatt gatggggata cattcatgtc
     9121 tccaggatct gttgatgcgg cctatcgcgc ggcaggtgcg gtggtgcgag ccgtcgatct
     9181 ggtactgggc ggtgaagcac cgaatgcgtt ctgtgcgata cgaccgccag gccaccatgc
     9241 cgagacggaa acggccatgg ggttctgtct gtttggcaat gccgcgttgg ctgcaaagca
     9301 tgcactggat catcacgggt tgaaccgcgt tgcagtgttg gattttgatg ttcatcatgg
     9361 caatggcacg caggatttgc tgtgggacga aaagcgcgcg ctggtgatca ccagtcagca
     9421 gatgccgtta tggcccggct ctggccgtac tgacgaaacc ggcgcttatg agacggtttt
     9481 gaatattcct ttggcaccgg gcacaggcgg agcggagatg cgagtcgctt atgaggcgca
     9541 agcttttcca cgactgcgcg cattcaagcc ggaactaatt attgtctccg ccgggtttga
     9601 tgcccatcag gatgatccgt tggcaaatct taactggtcc acgggtgatt tcgcctggat
     9661 cacggcggag ctgtgcaaga ttgctgatga agtgtgtgat gggcgtatcg tctcgactct
     9721 ggaaggcggg tatgatctga acgcattggc cgaggcgaca cgcgcccatg tggaagaatt
     9781 gatgaaggca gcacaatgac cgatacccca gtcgaacaga tgacctttga acaggcgatg
     9841 aaagagctcg aggccgtggt gggtcagctg gaacgcgggg atgtggcgct ggatcagtcg
     9901 atcgctttgt atgagcgggg tgcggcgttg aagaaacgct gtgaggatga gctgaaacgc
     9961 gccgaggaaa aggtggccgc gatcactttg gacgcagatg gccagccaac cgggacgacg
    10021 cctgtcgaag gtcagtaaat gtttcgtgaa aagctggcac aggatgccgc gctgattcaa
    10081 gaccatttcg atctggttct ggggacgttg gacgatctgg atgtgacaca ggcgatggcc
    10141 tatgccaccg cgggcggcaa gcgtctgcga gggtttctgg tactggaaag cgcgcggtta
    10201 cttggcgtcg atgcggctcg ggcgatctgg ccggcgacgg ggatcgaagc gctgcatgca
    10261 tactctctgg tacatgacga cctgccctgc atggatgatg atgacctgcg gcgaggacgc
    10321 cccacagtcc atgtgaaatg ggatgaaggg acggccgttc tggccgggga tgcgctgcag
    10381 acacttgcgt ttgagctttg cgtgcggcca gaggtcggaa atgctgaaat gcgcgccgaa
    10441 ctggctctaa cactggcaaa agcgagcggc gcgcagggta tggttctggg tcaggcgctg
    10501 gatattgcgg cggagacggc agcagagcca ctgacactgg atgagattac gcaactgcaa
    10561 gtgggcaaga ccggcgcgtt gatcgaatgg tccgcctgtg caggcgcgcg gttggcgcag
    10621 gccgatcctg cccccttgcg ccaatatgcc caggcgcttg ggcttgcctt tcagatcgcg
    10681 gatgacatca tggatgttga aggagatgcc gaaaaggcag gaaagcgctt gcagaaggat
    10741 gcagaggcgg gcaaggcgac ctttgtctcg cttcttggtc tggatgcggc taaatcccgt
    10801 gccgctgagc ttgtggatca ggcttgtgct gcgttggatg aatatggccc cgcggcagaa
    10861 accttgaagc aggctgcccg cttcgttatt gcccgggaca gctaagccag gaacgccaaa
    10921 tgtctgaccg cccgaatacg cccttgttgg accttgtgag ccgcccagcg gatctgaagc
    10981 agttttcaga tgcgcaactg catcaggtcg cacatgaatt gcggaccgaa acgatctctg
    11041 cagtatcggt taccggaggg catctgggcg cgggtctggg cgtggttgag ctgaccactg
    11101 cgcttcacgc agtgttcgat acaccccgcg acaagatcat ctgggacgtc ggtcaccagt
    11161 gctatccgca taaaattctg accgagcgcc gagatcgaat ccgcaccctg cgcatgaaag
    11221 acgggctgag cggcttcacc aagcgcagcg aaagcccata tgacccgttt ggcgcggcgc
    11281 attccagcac atcgatcagc gccgcgctgg gttttgccgt ggcccgtgat ctgggcggtg
    11341 tgacgcccga aggtctgggc gatgcgattg ccgtgatcgg cgatggctcg atgtctgcgg
    11401 gcatggcatt tgaggcgatg aacaatgcag ggcatctgaa gaaacgcctg atcgtgatcc
    11461 tgaacgacaa cgagatgagc attgcgccac ccgtgggtgc tctgtccaac tacctatcgc
    11521 gcatttatgc ggaagagccg tttcacgatc tgaaagcggc cgccaaaggc gcggtgtcgt
    11581 tgctaccgga acccttccgt gaaggggcca agcgcgccaa ggacatgttg aagggcatgg
    11641 ccatgggcgg gacgctattt gaggaattag gcttttctta tctcggcccc atcgacggcc
    11701 atgatctgga ccagttgttg ccggttttgc gtgcggtcaa ggccaaagcg acaggtccga
    11761 tcctgatcca cgtattgacc aaaaagggca agggttatgc ccctgccgaa caggcacgcg
    11821 acaagggtca cgcaaccgct aagttcgatg tagtgacggg tgagcagaaa aaggcaccat
    11881 ccaacgcgcc gtcttacacg tcggtctttg gcaagaccct ggtcgaggaa gcggcgcggg
    11941 atgacaagat cgtcgccgtc accgctgcaa tgccggatgg gactgggctg aacctgtttg
    12001 ctgagcgcta cccttcgcgg tgttttgatg tggcgattgc cgaacagcat ggtgtgacct
    12061 tctcggctgc gctggccgcc ggcgggatga agccgttctg tgcaatgtat tccactttcc
    12121 tacagcgtgg ctacgatcag gtggtacatg acgtagccat ccaacgcttg ccggtgcgct
    12181 ttgccgtcga ccgtgctgga ttggtcggag ccgatggcgc aacccatgcg ggatcgtttg
    12241 atattgctta cttggccaac cttccgggca tggttgtcat ggccgccgcg gatgaggccg
    12301 agttgatgca catggttgcc actgccgtcg cttatgatga tggtccgatc gccttccgct
    12361 atcctcgcgg cgaaggggtg ggcgttgact tgcccgagcg cggtgaagtg ttggagatcg
    12421 gcaaaggccg cataatccaa aagggtgcgc gtgtagcatt gctgtcgttc gggacgcggc
    12481 tggccgaggt gcagaaggcg gccgaggcgc tttccgcgcg cgggatcgcc cccaccatcg
    12541 ccgatgcgcg ctttgccaag cctctggatc gggatttgat ccttgatctg gccgcgaacc
    12601 acgaggcgct gatcacgatc gaggaaggcg cagttggcgg tttcggcagt catgttgcgc
    12661 agcttttggc cgatgagggc gtgttcgacg aagggttgaa gtatcgctcg atggtgttgc
    12721 cggatatttt catcgatcag gcaaacccag cggatatgta cgcggtcgct ggtatgaatg
    12781 cagagcagat cgaggccaaa gtgctgtcga ttctgggcgt cacgacgatt ggcgaaaaac
    12841 gcgcctgaat cgacgaattc atttggcgca aacgcgtggt cgtgatttaa gtttcataga
    12901 cacatctgaa attgtgcatt ttttgcacat gttttttgcc tctgcgggga aataacagct
    12961 ttgaaaatga cataggtcaa tatcctgatg ttcgggttac actagaaccc gactcggggt
    13021 gaggctgctc cttgcccttt atgcataagg tcgcaagcga atgaacaagc tagccagccg
    13081 ccgtgcgttt cttaagggaa aagtgctgcg caatgatcaa aactccatcc gcccgcctgg
    13141 ggcagatgca gccgagtttc ttgagctgtg cacgcaatgc gacgaatgcc gcgaggcatg
    13201 tcccgaagac ataatcaagt tcgacacaca aggcttcccc gtcgtccaac tggatgcaag
    13261 cccctgcaca ttttgcggcg attgcgccaa tgcctgccca accggagcat tgaaccccga
    13321 acatatcgcc gactggccct ggcgcgccaa agttgctgcc acgtgcctgt cgatgaacgg
    13381 cgtcagctgt cgggtctgtc aggatgtctg cgaccaccgt gcaatccgct ttgaattgca
    13441 gaccggtggc cgcgccgaac ctgtactcga caccgatacc tgcaccggct gcggcgcctg
    13501 cgctagcgcc tgccccgccg gttccgtcag ctttgaacgc cataccccgc ccacgcagga
    13561 ggtcgcctaa tgaacatctg tggttgcctc gtccatgtaa cccccgaaac cacgcagagt
    13621 gcacaggcca cgattgcggg tacaaacggg gcagaggttc atgcggcatc tgaggatggc
    13681 cgcattgttg ttgtggtcga ggatacgcct gaaaaattgg catccgagac gatcatggat
    13741 ctgcatcaga tcccgggtgt gatctctctg accctgactt atcaccattt cgaagacctt
    13801 gcggagaccc gtccgcacct taacgcttct cgccagatat aaagccggag acccatgtca
    13861 tgaccatctc tgaatcccgc cggacctttc taaaatcaac cgccgccgct gcgacagcat
    13921 cagccgcagg tttgccgctt gctaccgggc cggccagcgc tcaagtcggc aaccctgata
    13981 ttcgctggga caaagccgcc tgtcggttct gtggcaccgg atgctcggtc ctggttggta
    14041 ccaaagacgg gcgcgtcgtc gccacgcagg gcgacccaga cgcgccggtg aaccgcggtc
    14101 tgaactgcat caagggctat ttcctgtcca agatcatgta cggcaaagac cgcctgacca
    14161 cgccgatgct gcgcaagacc aatggcgaat acgataagaa tggtgaattc gaacccgtca
    14221 gctgggacga agccttcgac gtcatggccg ccaagtggaa agaggccctt gccaagaaag
    14281 ggccgaccag tgttggtatg ttcggctcgg gccagtggac cgtttgggaa ggttatgccg
    14341 ctgccaagat gatgaaagcc ggtttccggt ccaacaacat cgacccgaac gcgcgccact
    14401 gcatggcctc ggcggtggtc ggctttatgc ggacatttgg cattgacgag ccgatgggct
    14461 gctatgacga ttttgagcat gccgatacgt tcgtgctctg gggctcgaac atggccgaga
    14521 tgcacccgat cctgtggtca cgtctgaccg acacgcgtct gaccaaaccg ggatccgaag
    14581 tgcatgtgct gtcgacttat gaacaccgct cgttcgagct ggccgacaat ggcatggtct
    14641 ttgcgccgca gaccgatctg gcgatcttga actacatcgc caactacatc atccagaacg
    14701 gcgcggtgaa cgaagagttc gtcaagaacc acgtcaacat caccaagacc gccaccgata
    14761 tcggctatgg cctgcgcgac aataacccgc tgcagcaaga ggccgagaac ccgaactcgg
    14821 gcaaattgga accgatcagc ttcgaagaat atgccgaggc ggtttcggaa tacacgctgg
    14881 aatacacatc ggaactttcc ggcgttcctg cctctcagct cgagcgtctg gcccagcaat
    14941 atgcagatcc aaaccgcaag gtgatgagcc tgtggaccat gggcttcaac cagcacaccc
    15001 gcggatcgtg ggtgaactca ctgatgtaca acgtgcacct gctggtcggt aagatttcag
    15061 agcccggcaa ttcgcccttc tcgcttaccg gtcagccctc ggcctgtggt acagcacgtg
    15121 aggttgggac cttcgctcac cgtctgcccg ccgacatggt cgtcgccaac gacaagcacc
    15181 gcgagatttg cgagactgcg tggaaaatcc ctgcgggcac catcccgccc aaacccggct
    15241 tccacgccgt attgcagcac cgcaaactga aagacggtga tctgaacgcc tattgggtgc
    15301 agtgcaccaa caacatgcag gccgcaccaa acatcaacga agagggctac cccggttatc
    15361 gcaacccgga aaacttcatc gccgtctcag acccttatcc gaccgtgacc gccctgtccg
    15421 ctgacttgat cctgcccacc gccatgtggg tcgagaagga aggtgcctat ggcaacgccg
    15481 agcgtcgcac gcaattctgg cggcagcaag ttaaggctcc gggtgaggcg aaatcggacc
    15541 tctggcagct gatggagttc tccaaacgct tcaccgttga agaggtctgg ggcgaggaac
    15601 tgctggccac catgcccgaa catcgcggca agaccatgta tgaggtgttg ttcgcaaacg
    15661 gcacgatcga ccagttcccg ctgtctgaaa cagcagaagg cttcgacaac gacgagtccg
    15721 agcactttgg ctactacgtc cagaagggcc tgttcgagga atatgccgag ttcggtcgcg
    15781 gacatgcgca cgatctggca ccgttcgaaa cttaccatca ggcccgcggt cttcgctggc
    15841 cggtcgtgga cggcaaagag actctttatc gcttccgcga aggctatgat ccttacgtac
    15901 ccgaaggtgc ggatgtgaag ttctatggcc ataaggatgg caaggccaag atcatctttg
    15961 ccccatacga acccgccccc gaggaaccgg atgaagaatt caacctgtgg ctctgcacag
    16021 gccgtgtgct ggaacactgg cattcgggtt ctatgacccg ccgcgtgccc gaactgcacc
    16081 gcgcctatcc cgccgctgtt gtctacatgc atccggacga tgcgcgcgat cgtggtctgc
    16141 ggcgcgggca ggagatcgtt ctgtctaccc gccgcggcga agtcaacagc cgggtcgaaa
    16201 cccgcggccg gaacaaagtt ccgcgcggtc ttgtcttcat gccttggttc gacgagggcc
    16261 agctaaccaa caagctgacc ttggacgcga cctgcccgct gtcgaaagag accgacttca
    16321 agaaatgcgc ctgtaaggtc gagcgcgcgt aaaaggctgg caaggcaaag gtcgtcccca
    16381 tgtctcgtgt tggcacaccc ctttcgccgc agcggcgccg gttccttcag gactcggcgc
    16441 gcgcagcggg tggctgcgtc gcagccgggt ccctgttggc ctggctggcg cgggacgcac
    16501 gggcgttgcc ggccgaagca ttgcgacctc ccggtgcctt gccggaaaaa gactttctat
    16561 cagcctgtat ccgctgcggt ttgtgcgtgc gggaatgtcc ctatgacacg ctgaaactgg
    16621 ccgaactggg tgttgatgcg gtggccaccg gcacgccgta tttcaccgcc cgtgatgtgc
    16681 cttgtgaaat gtgtgacgac atcccctgtg tcgcggcctg ccccaccggg gcgctggacc
    16741 ctggattgga caacatagac gacgccaaga tgggcgtggc cgttctggtc gatcaggaga
    16801 actgcctgaa ctttctcggc ctgcgttgcg acgtctgtta ccgcgtctgc cccatcatcg
    16861 acgacgccat cactctggaa accgaacaca acgcccgctc aggcagtcat gcgatcttca
    16921 ttccaaccgt tcatgccgat cattgcaccg gatgtggcgt ttgcgagaaa agctgcgttc
    16981 tgcccgaagc tgcgatcaaa gttcttccca cccgattggc ccggggcagc agcgcagatc
    17041 actatcgcaa gggctgggaa gagaaagaag ccaaaggcgc gcccgtcgtc gaaggcatta
    17101 tcgacctgcc agaccgctta ccgggaccgg gcaccgataa ccttgtcgca ccgggcgggt
    17161 ttgagcccag cttcaagttg ccggaggtca cccaatgacc gcccgcacaa atatgccact
    17221 ggggcaagag gccatcgcta gcaaaggttg gttgagtacc cataaatacc tgctgctgcg
    17281 ccgcgccagt cagctgttct ttctggtgct gtttctgctg ggcccatggt tcgggatctg
    17341 gatcgtgcag ggcactctgg ccgggtcgct gacgctgggc gtgctgcccc tgaccgatcc
    17401 gtttgttttt ctgcaaagcc tgatcgccgg gcactggccc gagctgactg ccgccatcgg
    17461 tgccgccatc gtcctggttg cttacgcgtt gatcggaggt cgcgtctatt gctcgtgggt
    17521 ctgcccgatc aaccccgtaa ccgacggcgc gcattggctg caccgcaagc tgggcctgca
    17581 aaaaggctgg caacccaaac gtggcactcg gctgtggatt atggccactg tgcttatcgt
    17641 ctcaggcctg accggagcca tcgcgtggga gctggtcaat ccgatcacca tgctgcatcg
    17701 cgggctaatc tttggcatgg gatttgtctg ggcgatggtc gccgcgatct tcctattcga
    17761 cctgctggta tcgcgccacg gatggtgcgg ccatatctgc ccggtaggcg cgttctatgg
    17821 attgatcggc agcaaagcga tgctgcgggt cagcgccgcc aaccgctccg cctgcgatga
    17881 ctgcatggac tgctacgcgg tctgcccgga aaaccacgcg atctctccgg cgctgaaagg
    17941 caaagatacc gtgctgatcc tgtcgcccga ctgcaccaat tgcgggcgct gcatcgatat
    18001 ctgtgccgaa gacgttttca aattcaccca tcggttcgac gccctgaccg tcgcgccacc
    18061 ggaaccaacc gccgcgcctc agccgcgcgc ctcaagacct ttttgaagga gtgagaagat
    18121 gaaaaagccg atcctagtgg gccttgccct gatcccgccg ctgctcctcg gtggcctggc
    18181 ccttgcacaa tctgccgggg tcaacagcct gcgcggtgcc gaggtagatg aacctgccgt
    18241 tctggatcag gtgcatcgca cggtcgaagg ccgcatgcag cgcaactatc gccagcagcc
    18301 gccgctgatc ccgcactcga tcgaacagta ccagatcgac ctgcgcacca accagtgcct
    18361 gtcgtgccac gactggacca aagccggtga gcgcaatgcg ccgacactgt cgatgaccca
    18421 ctatctggac cgcgaaggcc gtgagttgga tcagatcgcg ggcactcggt atttctgcaa
    18481 ccaatgtcac gtgccgcagg ccgatgcgct gccgctggtc gacaacactt ttgaaccttc
    18541 ctccggaaac taaactcagg tcgaaaagga gagcgcgaca tgtccgactc ccaagaaaaa
    18601 caagggctca tccggcgcct ctggacctgg ttctggagcc cgatcgccgt cctcagcgtt
    18661 ggtttcaccc tgcttgccgg atttctggca ggcatcctgt tctggggtgg gttccactgg
    18721 acgctggaac tgacgaatac agaagagttc tgcacctcgt gtcacacgat ggaggtcaat
    18781 ctcggcgaat accgcgagac catccactat aacaaccatt cgggcgtgcg ggcgatctgt
    18841 tcggattgcc acgtcccgga cgagtggaac cataagatca aagccaagat catggccgtt
    18901 aaggatgtct accacgaact ggcaggcacg atcagcacgc ccgagaagta tgaggatcat
    18961 cgtctcgcta tggcgacggc cgtttggaag aagatgaaag catccgacag ccgggaatgc
    19021 cgtaactgtc acaacttcga ctatatggac ttcacgattc aggaaacccg ggccgccaat
    19081 gaacaccagc gcgcgatcga taacggcatg acctgtatcg actgccatca gggtatcgcg
    19141 cacagcctcc cacccaacta tctggaaacg tatgaaaaga ttgcgaaaga gatagacggc
    19201 gaggttctgc aggaacacgc agccgcttca ggagacgaca tccgcgcgtt cctgaacaaa
    19261 agctcggatt aaggtgggac agagatgtta gaaatacttg gaaccatcgg cggcaacgta
    19321 ttgggcctac ccggcattct gggtctggca ctgggcatga tgacccgcca atattggttg
    19381 ggggccctat tgggcggtct ggtaggcctg atcgcaccac tgctttttgc cgggtggcaa
    19441 ttttcccatg tcggagccat ggcgctaatc atcgcgatca tcgttggcgt ctgtgccggt
    19501 acccttggca ccgccattcg ccgcaagggc gcgacagtct gaacaggtca acccggcagc
    19561 aatgtcgggt taccgacccc agttttccgc cggatcactt tcggcataat cccgcagcaa
    19621 tgctatatcc gatattacag cgtggttgcg gttgatcttt acccccaccg ccttaagcct
    19681 tgaaaacgcc cggctcaggc tttcgggttt catacccaga cgacccgcga tcagcatctt
    19741 gtcataaggc agcgatactt cgcactcacc cgcatcagtg tcacagaggt tcagcaaaaa
    19801 ctcggccacg cgctgtgcgc cggtctgcgc cttgagctgt tccagctgcg ccaccagcga
    19861 gtgcagatgg gtgaaggtcg cggccaggat cgagatcccg atctcggggt cttccttcat
    19921 cagcgaaatc aggattggac taggaatgtg catgacatca caggccgaaa cggcctcggc
    19981 cgagaccgga tagggcacgt tgcgcagcgc cacggcttca ccaaaactgt cgccacgggt
    20041 aaagacgctg actaccgctt cggcaccggt cggggtcatg cggaacagct tgacccaacc
    20101 ctccaatacg acgtgtatgg cctgcgccgt ttcctcctgc aggaatatcg tctcaccacg
    20161 gtcatactga cgccagatcg cgtggctcag cagcgtttcc acatgctgtt ccggtaaact
    20221 gcgcagcagc agcgactgac gtgcgatcgc tttttgtgct tcgtgagaca agagaatacc
    20281 cctgttactt cctgccggcg cgcgcgctcg gttggtccat ccctgtccca cgctatgcca
    20341 gagccggcag ttgtgcacca tagttttatg ttgtgtaaac ttgactattg tcatgttgcg
    20401 ggttggttcg ctgccctatt ctcggctcaa agccagtatt ccggggagca cgtaacatgg
    20461 actacgagcg ttatttcagc caaagcctca atgaccttcg ggatgaaggg aattatcgtg
    20521 ttttcataga cttgcagcgt cgttgcggtt cttttccgaa cgcacgtcag acggatggct
    20581 cggtccagcg gaatgtgcgg atctggtgct cgaacgacta tctcggcatg ggccagcacc
    20641 cctcggtgat cggtgcgatg catgacgcat tggaccgctg cggcgcgggg gctggcggta
    20701 cgcggaacat atcgggcacc acgcatgatc acgtgctgct tgaggccgaa ctggctgatc
    20761 tgcacggaaa ggaatccgcg cttctgttta cttccgggta tgtttcgaat tgggcagctc
    20821 ttggcaccct cgccgcgaag attccgggcc tgatcgtatt ctctgacgcg ctgaaccacg
    20881 cctcgatgat cgaaggcatc cgccactcgc gggcgcagaa ggtgatctgg aaacacaacg
    20941 atctggaaga ccttgaggca aaactggctg ccgctgatcc agatgcgccc aagatgatcg
    21001 cctttgaatc ggtatattcg atggacggtg acatcgcccc gatcaaagag atttgcgatc
    21061 tggccgacaa atatggcgcg atgacctatc tggatgaggt tcatgcggtt ggtctttacg
    21121 gcccgcgcgg cggcggcatc gccgaacgcg aagggctgat ggatcgcctg actgttatcg
    21181 aaggcacgct aggcaaggcg ttcggtgtgg tgggcgggta catcgctgcc tctgctgcgc
    21241 tgtgcgattt cgtgcgcagc tttgccagcg gcttcatttt caccaccgcc ctgccgcctt
    21301 cgattgccgc cggggctgca gcctcgatcc ggcatctgaa acaatcgaat actgaacgcg
    21361 acttgcagaa agcccgcgtg gcacaggttc gggcccgttt ggatgcggaa ggtatccccc
    21421 atatccccaa ccccagccat atcatcccag tgatggtcgg cgatccggtg aagtgcaagt
    21481 tcatctcgga cacgctgctg gaagagttcg gcatctatat ccagccgatc aactatccca
    21541 ccgtgccgaa agggaccgag cggctgcgga tcacgccgtc gcccgtccat accgatgagg
    21601 atatcgacca acttgtcggc gcgctgtctg ccctctggca acgctgtcag atcgcgcgga
    21661 tgccgatggc cgcccagtga ttaagaagcg cccccttgcg tgacacttcg ccgtctcctc
    21721 ggaggcggcg tttttttggt cagatcaggt agaggacgaa gatgatgatg gcaaatcctg
    21781 tagtcaccat ggtgaacccc cgcagccagg ccgggctgtt tgcgagatca agataacgag
    21841 ccaggatgac gcggcatttc gccagtgcga ggatcagaat gccgccggcc agggcggcag
    21901 gcgggatggg cagcacagtc agcagtgcag atgcgacgct gagcatcaga agggttagcc
    21961 atgcgcgtgt gagcgcattc gggagtctcc ggcgggcgta tttaggaaaa gatgaagctg
    22021 cgggcatccg cattatccca gcaggtaaat cacggggaaa agcaggatcc agaccagatc
    22081 gaccatgtgc cagaactgcg cacctgcctc gatgttgcgg gggtcatcgc gccaagcgac
    22141 cagcagcagg atgccgacgc cagccagcac atgagcggcg tgaaagccgg tcagcaggta
    22201 gtagaacagg aagaacgggt gggtctcgta ggtgatccct tgtgcggctt tgcctgcgta
    22261 ttccacgccc ttgatgacaa ggaatacggc gcccagcgcg gcggcggcga tcagtgccag
    22321 acgggctgcg agccgacgcg cgatctgtcg ccagtgcagc gcttgcgccg ccagatagcc
    22381 agaggtgacc agcaccgccg tattgagcgc cgctccggta cgatagagat gcgattgtgc
    22441 ttcggcgaac ccggccggat cggtcaaccg aacgcccatg aaggcaatca ggccagcgcc
    22501 gaataccagc agttccgaga tgatcagaac ccacatcaac aactcgcccg gaagctcgtc
    22561 gatcaaagag gtatcactca tgcgccaacc agttggcggt agatctgcgg cagggccata
    22621 gtcaggcggt gcggatcggg gatgaccgca aatccgcctt ggccgaacat gcgcgggaac
    22681 cagcttttac cggttttgtc gatggtaaca ccaaagaccg attgcccggc gcggcgtgcc
    22741 tcgcggatgg cttggcgtgt gtcttcgata ccgtgacggc cttcgtagtg gtccagatcg
    22801 ttgggtttgc catcggtgat caccagtagc aacctgcgtt tgcgcgattg actggccaga
    22861 tcagccgagc aatggcggat cgccgcaccc agccttgtat agtggcccgg acgcagggac
    22921 gcgatgcgct gttctaccaa tctgcccatc ggctcatcaa accgtttgca gcgctgcacg
    22981 tagacgcgtt ggcgtttcag cgagctgaaa gcgtgaatgg caaaatcgtc accgcaggcg
    23041 ttcagacccc aggccagcgc ggccagtgcc tcgcgttcga tgtcgatcac ggcacggcct
    23101 gtcacggcgc tttcggtgga gcggctgaca tccaatagaa tcgaaacggc cagatcgcgg
    23161 gcttcggggc gggattgcat ccagacgcgt tcattgcctt caccgctggc gtggcgatcg
    23221 gtttcggcac gcacggcggc ctcgatatcc agttgatcgc cgtccagatg gccgcgggtc
    23281 atgacgcggc ccgggcgcag cgcctcgaac tggcgcttta cggcgcggat gcggcgggcg
    23341 gtggccgggt ctttgccgaa ttcagccgag tcttcgcgga tatcggcatc cgacagcagg
    23401 acgttgacgt gatccggcag gtactgcccc gtacgcacgt cccattcagg atagaggatg
    23461 cggcctgaaa gacgctcgcg gttcacgtcc tcgggcgcga ggtccagatg cagtttcagc
    23521 ttggttggcg gggctttgga gatctgcccc aaaccgattt cttcctgatc gtcggcggct
    23581 ttcttggcgt tatcgggatc gtcatcatcg atgcgccgat tgatattcag gaactcggcc
    23641 cagctgagga tcgcttcgaa cttgtgcagg atgaaactgt cactgcggtt ggcctgatcc
    23701 gatttacggc ggcgggcgcg gtgggttttc tcccctgatt cctcaggtgg accttcggta
    23761 tcggggtttt cgacctcgtt gtgttcggaa aatccgacgg cgcgcagttc gggccacagg
    23821 ggaacagggc ggagatgctg atatccacgt ggggcggtca gatcatcatc caaggtcaga
    23881 agctgctcgg cccgcgctga caggggtgcg ggatcgccca acatgtaacg aaccagttcc
    23941 tcgaccgctg cttccacggg aggcaggcca gggatgtcgc ggtgatgcaa cacacccttg
    24001 caaagctcgt tataaagtgg gcgcaggccg ggggcgtcgt ccaaagtagc ctcgaccatg
    24061 ctctgcgcgg cgatcaacgc gcgcaggtca gcgcgcagag ggtcatcttc atcaatccgg
    24121 gttccggcat gggcggcagc agcggccagc cagacaaaaa gcgcgccatt ggcttcgcgc
    24181 gcggggaaaa cggccagccg gtccggtagg cgcagaactt cgccatcgaa ggaggcgcgc
    24241 ggcatcagct cggcctcggt tgccagcttg cggcgccagc ttaaacggtg acgtgaaacc
    24301 tcgggtgaga ccgggcgcaa ttcaacgccc ggactacccc caagccctcg gaagaggacg
    24361 gccagccgcc ctgcgacctc agagaggtcg accgcggctc catcatgcac ctcaggtgca
    24421 tcaaggcggc tggcaagggt gtgccatagt ttcccgatcg tttcttcggg ttcccatggc
    24481 tcaaaatcga tcctgaccat cggccggcct cacccaaaga cagccgtgac aagatcgagg
    24541 agcccgcgtt tgatgtcctc gtcatcagtc agaggttcaa tcatagcggc aaggatggcg
    24601 cggtcggttg acatgctctg tgcgattagc gtcgcggcat agacaaccag acgggtggag
    24661 acgccttcct caaggtcctg acccttgagc ccacgcagct tgttcgccaa ccggatcagg
    24721 ggcttgcagc gctccagcgc cagcccgctt tcctgcgcga caacttcggc ttccatctcg
    24781 ggcgatggga agtcgaattc cagcgagatg aaccgctgcc gggtcgaggg tttcagggtt
    24841 ttcaggatat tctggtatcc ggggttatat gaggccacca gcataaagcc gggcgcggcc
    24901 tcaagttctt cgccggtgcg atcgatcggc aggatgcgcc ggtcgtcggt cagcgggtgc
    24961 agcacgacgg tgacgtcctt gcgggcctcg accacctcat ccagatagca gatcgcgcct
    25021 tcgcgcaccg cgcgggtcag ggggccatca acccagacgg tttctccacc tttcaaaagg
    25081 tagcggccaa tcaggtcggc agcggcaagg tcatcgtggc aggccacggt gtaaagcggg
    25141 cggccaagct tggcggccat gtgggccaca aagcgggtct tgccgcagcc cgtcggccct
    25201 ttcagcaaaa ccggcagatc gttgttatag gcggcggtga atacatcgca ttcatcacct
    25261 tgggcgaggt agaagggggc gtttgccgcc ccctcgttca gtttcatgga gccgtccatc
    25321 ttcatgactc cgccgcgacg tggtcaggat cgctttccag ccggtcgcgt tcgattgggc
    25381 cgggttcgac cacctctttc cggggaaccc agatcgagta gatgaacagc agcgcgccaa
    25441 ggaccacaac cacaccagag ccgagacgca tccagtagaa gatcgcgatc tggtcctgta
    25501 cgtccatgaa gtagtcaccg accacacgtt gcatgtgagt ctgcacggta ccgccgaaag
    25561 tcaggacgaa ggtcatgaac accatgccgc tggtcatcag ccagaacgaa cccatgttca
    25621 gaacctgatt atagggatca cggttcttca ggatcggcat cgcgtagctg aagatcgcca
    25681 ggttgaggca gacataggca ccgtagaagg ccaggtgacc gtgcgcggcg gtgatctgtg
    25741 taccgtgggt atagtagttc accccatgca gtgtgtgcag gaagccccat acaccggcac
    25801 caaagaaggc gagcgtggca caacccagcg accacagaag cgcggccttg ttggggtggt
    25861 cacgacggcc tttccagacc atgacgaagg caaaggccat cattgcgaag aacgggatca
    25921 cctcgaggct cgagaagatc gaaccgatcc actgccagta agcaggcgta ccgatccaat
    25981 agtagtggtg acctgtccca aggatgcccg agaacaacgc ggcggcgacg atgacataaa
    26041 gccatttttc gacgacctca cggtctacac ctgttagttt gagcatcagg taggccagga
    26101 tcgacgccat gatcaactcc cacacacctt cgacccacag gtggacaaca taccaccaat
    26161 attgcttgtc caaggacaag ttgcccgggt tgtagaaggc aaacaggaac agaagcgcca
    26221 gaccccacag acccaacagc aagatgttgg tgatggcggt tttcttaccc ttcagaacag
    26281 tcatcgacac gttgtaaagg aagatcagcg cggccacgac aatacccatc ttgacccatt
    26341 tgggttgctc aaggaactcg cgcccctctt tgcccagcag ccagttgcct tcgaacaggt
    26401 tgaagacata ggtcacaacc acgcccagcg tgccgaccac aagaatgatc agctgcagat
    26461 aagccagctt gggtgaatgg atttcacgtt ccgcctcttc cgggatcagg aagtaggccg
    26521 ctccaaagaa gccaaggatc agccagacga tcaaagagtt ggtgtgaagc atccgcacga
    26581 tgttgaacgg cagaagctca ctcaggaagt tcgggaatac atagatgaaa ccggccagaa
    26641 ggccgccgat cacctgtatc gcgaacaagg ccatagctac agcaaagtag gcataggcta
    26701 ttttttggga ttcgtatttc attgctccgt tccctttctc agcctgcctc gttgggcggc
    26761 cagccctggg cgtcgatatt gtcggtccag atcaggaagt tcgccagatc acggatctct
    26821 tcgtcgctga ggttgaaatt gggcatctgt cgacgaccgg gaatgccggt cggttgtgct
    26881 tccatccagc ccttaagtgc ttcaaaggct gattctgggt cgtccagcac accccatcgg
    26941 gtcatcacat tcgcgacttc cggcgcatag taggcacctt cacccatgat agtatgacag
    27001 ttgatgcagg cgtgtttttc ccagacatgc ttgccccgga ccacactttc atcaagcttt
    27061 gccgaattct cggagttgac gatatacaag tgcgaatggg ccgacagggc cagaaagatg
    27121 aggatgaaga acagtgaccc gccatagaat atgttgcgag ccatgctctt tgtcatgact
    27181 tctcgcattg cgctctcctt tgcgcagatt agctagtatg gagacaatgc cgcttgggta
    27241 gtggggctgc cttaacgaaa gtcaagactg cagaggatga gcgttcccca ttccaaatct
    27301 ttggtcatca gaggccaaca acgatctatc ttgacccaac aacggcagat tcccctcatt
    27361 aaaccgatat ttttaatcga ataataacct tgaaaactgc atttagggtg gtcaatttct
    27421 tgcagaattc tttgtcggtc ggggttttcc cttcggcctg cggtccactc aagctaggcg
    27481 gataatatca atgcctatta atatctacgg tgcctttcgt actgacacga cgatgacaga
    27541 caacacagcg acctttgcga cgcttggggc cacgtttcag atatcccaat atagccagat
    27601 cacgattgac gatggtgcgg atgggtcggt tattgaaggc gacaatatcg tcaatgaatc
    27661 cccgaacgac ccgacccaga cctatttggg agaggtgttt atctgggact acacgatcga
    27721 agtgaatgat ggcgtcaaca cctatcagat tggtgtgatg gactgggatg aaaacggaga
    27781 tggcgatttc gatttcccaa cggcggaaca aggctatttt ctcggcttta tcggtgatgt
    27841 acccccactt aatacaacgc tgactgttgg ctcggttgtc gacaacggcg cgaatattga
    27901 agtagatacc gttgttccct gcttctgcgc tggcacgctg atagatacac caaccggacc
    27961 tcgcgcgatc gaaacactat ccactggtga caaagtcgtc accttggatc acggtcccca
    28021 agttattcgt tggattggat cgcgaacgct tgatgcgtct gaactggctc gcaaacccag
    28081 attacgccct atccggatcg ctgccggtag tctgggcagc ggcctgccac gtcgtgatct
    28141 tttggtctca ccccagcacc gcatgctgat ccgttcgaac atcgcgattc gcatgttcaa
    28201 cagcgaggaa gtcctggtcc cagcccacaa gcttgttggc atcccgggaa ttactgtcga
    28261 agaggacgct cagaatgtcg tctaccatca catgctcttc gaccggcatg agatcgtgtt
    28321 ggccgaaggt gcgccatccg aaagcctatt caccgggcaa caggcgctaa aggctataca
    28381 cccggaagca ctggctgaaa ttgttgcgct tttccctgaa ctggcctcgc aggatcatca
    28441 acctgtggct gcgcgccaga ttcccaggca gggaagaaaa atccactcat tgctgcgacg
    28501 gcacaaaaaa aacgacagag ccttgatccg accgtcttga tacggattca tcggcgcgcc
    28561 tacagtcagg aagcaatacg tggcccagtc aaagcaggcc acatcgtgat caggtaaaga
    28621 acgatagcgc tgatccacag accgtcagat accaacatca tgaccagata cccctggtcg
    28681 gtcactgaac caacccagcg caaaatagca gccgaagcca taagaccgta ggcgaccgcc
    28741 ataggtggtg gggcaacaag tgcgcggccg ctatggccca aagcagcccg actcatcaca
    28801 gctagggtca tgcctccgac acaaccgatc cccagaacgt gcaacgcgcc gatttcgctg
    28861 ccgataccca gaaccgccac cccccataaa accagcccca gtgccagcat tcccagaccc
    28921 agatgcaggg caaccaagat cggttgacgt atggcccagc gcgcgcgcca tcgtgacatg
    28981 cgcaggattt gggttatgcc aagcgctacg gccgcgccac ccgctatctt acccaatccg
    29041 aagagaaaaa cgctgagcgg tagtagcagc gccaatccca tgctggcttt gtctaatgca
    29101 gctaccgaca ccggccacgc ggcttccggc tcgccagcgc gcttcatcgc attccgggtg
    29161 aaagctggcg ttatacgtcc accaagtatc gcgatcatgc tgcacagcgt cagcaatcct
    29221 acacgcaatc ctatgtccag tgtaccgccg gtaatgccca tccaatcaag atgggtcagc
    29281 agattggcaa tccagaaata gctgagcaac aacagaaaga tcatgttctg cggcttgggg
    29341 cgtcggatca gttggcttgc gatctttgcc gccagaatcg gtacaaaggc cagatcgaag
    29401 acagcgacca gacccggcgg cagagccccg gagaaccaca tcgcgatccg tccggccaac
    29461 cagatacccg cggcaataac aataaactgt acccttgctt ccggcgtacc cgtccagttt
    29521 ggcaccgctg tcagtagaaa tcctccaagg gcagccgtgg catatccaaa tatcatctca
    29581 tgcgcatgcc acatgggtgg gttcatggca taggtcggat tttcgtaacc gaccaacccg
    29641 gtctgagtcg tgagccacac accccaagca ccacccgcga atacaccgaa tagccccgct
    29701 gacagaaaaa agacgcgaaa tccttcactc agtacccgcg cgatcattgc cggcatgcct
    29761 gctctcctcg gccttagtgg ctgttggatc cggtctaaca aacccgactc gttcgggact
    29821 taaccgaaat caagcacccg gagaaacatg accttaaaac ataggttttt ctcataattt
    29881 aaaggctaat caggaccttc attttccagt ttgcgaccct tccgttgact ttcgtcaagg
    29941 agtgatcggc gccaatgttt cagtctgcaa cctgcctcac cacgcaaatg gagagtgatc
    30001 atgtcacttg gaatcagcta cgataagacc ggccgcgcct ttggggtcgg tttggcaatg
    30061 ctgctgggct ctgtcgccgc gccagcattt gccgaagagc caacgttgag cgacgaagca
    30121 tttgagtcgt ccaagcagct ctattttgaa caatgcgcag ggtgccacgg cgttctgcgc
    30181 aaaggtgcaa ccggtaagaa cctggaacct cactggaaaa aaactgcagc agacggcacc
    30241 gtcacagaag gcggcacgct tcagctgggt caggagcgcc ttgaaaagat catcgcctgg
    30301 ggaaccgaag gcgggatgaa caacttctcg gacattatga ccgagcagga aatcaaggac
    30361 atggcgacat acatcatgat ggaggccccc aagccgccgg aaatgtcgct ggagcagatg
    30421 aaagagaccc gcaaggtcta tgtggaagag gccgactatc cgaccgagcc gctgcatggc
    30481 cgcaactggg aaaacttctt cgtcgtcatc gaacgtgacg tgggcaaagt ggctgttatc
    30541 gacggcgaca ccaaagaagt gctgacccac atcccgaccg gttatgccgt acacgttctg
    30601 aaagcgtctg agcaccactc gatcaccgag ccggagcatc ccggccgctt ctggtacacg
    30661 atgggccgcg acggcaagat gactaagatc gacctctggc agaagcctga gaacatgttg
    30721 gtttccgagg tcaaaatcgc ctatgacgca cgcgacgttg ccgtttccgg cgacggtaaa
    30781 tacgtcatcg gtggcggcta ctggccgccg catttcgcga tcgttgacgc gcagaccatg
    30841 gaaccggtca aggtcgtttc tacacgcggt accaacgtag acggcgagta tgtggaagaa
    30901 gcccgcgtag ccgcgatcta caccacgccg aacgaaccca cctggatcgt tgccgtgaaa
    30961 gagctcggcc agctgtggca ggtcgattat accgacctgg acaacctgcg gatcgacaag
    31021 atcaactcgg ccaagttcct gcatgacggg ttcttcgacc cgacaggccg gtacttccag
    31081 atcgctgcga acgcgtcgaa caagatggtc gtcgtcgaca ccgagaccca caagctggaa
    31141 gcgatgatcg acactgcagc cctgccgcac ccgggacccg gcgccaactg ggtcgacccg
    31201 aactgtggtc cggtggctgg tacaacccac cttggtgttg gtaccgtaac ggtctggggt
    31261 aacgaccccg aaggtcatcc ggatcaggcc tggaaaacct gctacgaagt ggaaacagac
    31321 ggccccggcc tgtttgtccg tacccacccg aactcggact acatctgggc cgaccagacc
    31381 aaacaccccg agccggaaat tcagcagtct gttcaggtca tctcgaaaga gaccggcgag
    31441 atcgtgaaaa ccatccagat caccgaagac gaaggcagcg ccgctgttca ctttgaattc
    31501 aacgcggatg gtaccgaggt ctgggtttcc aaatggaacc tgtcggattc gaaggaaccc
    31561 aacggtcaga tcgtaatctt cgacgccaag acgctggaag agataggtcg tatcgacggg
    31621 ctctatgccc cgactggcaa gttcaacgtc tacaaccggt cgaaccacgt cacctgacgg
    31681 tttgagaacc aacaccggaa agggcgggcc cctcgcccgc cctttcctcg tttgacccat
    31741 cagccaaact caccggcctg ccatctaagg ccagataaga aagccaaaac ggagcccgga
    31801 tatgacctcc gaaccggata agaaaaaacc gatctggcgc cggtatttcc tatggggaat
    31861 gcctgtggcc ggtattgctg cggcctttgt cggcggcatc atcttctggg gcgggttcaa
    31921 caccgccatg gaagccacca acaccaagga tttctgcatc tcgtgccacg aaatgcgcga
    31981 tttcgtctat gaagaataca ccggcacgat ccatgacgtg aatcggtcgg gcgtcggcgc
    32041 ggtctgttcc gactgccacg tgcccaagga ctggacgcat aagatcatcc gcaagatcaa
    32101 ggcgtcgaaa gagctgtacg gcaagatggt cggcaccatc aacacacgcg aaaaattcga
    32161 agccaaacgc gtgcacctgg cgatgaacga atgggagcgg atgaagtcca gcgactcgcg
    32221 tgagtgtcgc aactgccatg acttcgagtc gatgatgccc gagttccaaa aaccccgtgc
    32281 gcgtcagcag cacctgaatg cgatgaccgt cgggcaaacc tgtatcgact gtcacaaagg
    32341 gattgcacac tcggacgccc gggatcgggc tgacgaggag tatctggaaa agcttgaggc
    32401 cccgaacccg tcctttatcc gcgagatacc gccggaatac ctggccagcc tggaacggat
    32461 cgaagccaaa gaagctgccg aagctgaggc cgaaaaagct gccaaacaga cacagcatga
    32521 agccatgcag gctcagattg ccgcggctgt ggatgcggcg gtggccgagg agcgcgccaa
    32581 agccggcggc gaagaggccg cagcgccttc aggtggtgga ggtggcagcg atgtcggctc
    32641 ggacatagat tggaacgcgg tagctgctac agatctcaag ctgttctacc ccggtcaggc
    32701 ttcgtttgaa tgggtacaga atggcaaatt ccacggaggc gctcgtccgc tgacaaaagg
    32761 tggtgaccag tgcacgacct gtcacgccaa agagctggat accatcggca acaaaatcgt
    32821 cgcaggtggt gagcttgagc cgacgccgat ccccggcaaa cggggcgtga tcgatgcgac
    32881 cgtacaggcc gcgcatgatg atcagaacct ctatgtccga ctgcagtggc cggatgccgg
    32941 gcacaatcct gcacctttcg ttgatggtgg caaaatggac cctgacaacc agatcaaggt
    33001 tgccatgatg atcaccggca cagggatcga actgggcgaa caggtggggt gttgggcctc
    33061 gtgccacgcc gacaacagct atatgccatt cgcgcccgag gcggacgcca tcgcaggcaa
    33121 cgccgatgtg gcgggacgca tgacatctca ggataccgtg accaaataca tcagcgaaag
    33181 ccgcaccgat gtcgaagtca aaggtcgtcg tggcaaggcg ctgggtggct gggacaagct
    33241 gaaggccgag gaggagcttg cgcaatatct tgaggatggc acctatctcg acctgatgcg
    33301 cgtctatgca gacggcagcg caaccaacgg atatctgctt gagcaacgcg tggtgaacga
    33361 gggtgagatc gcggctgcgg ccagccttga tggtggtatg tggacagttg tgttctcgcg
    33421 gccactgaac tccggcgcgc ccggtgacgt gccgctggag gccggtcaga cctacacggt
    33481 cggctttgcc atccacgatg actttgccgc cgcgcggttc caccacgtca cgctggatac
    33541 cagcctggcg ctggacgatg acagcgcctt catcaacgtg gtcaaacaat aaggaactgg
    33601 ggccgggcaa tccggcccct tccgcttaga agaggagact tggacgatga aaccccaaca
    33661 ccttcttccc gctttgctgt ttgtagccgc acctgcctgg gcggatgaga ccgccgagct
    33721 atgcgctgaa gccgaagagc gttataccga gctgtttggt cagccctcat cctccgttga
    33781 ggatgcggaa gtggtgctga tgtacaaata caccttctgc cccgtcgagc tgaccgtgaa
    33841 agcaggcacc acggtgcgct gggtcaatat ggacaaacgc accagccact cggtcctgct
    33901 gaaagatggc agcgaacccg aaagcgacag gctgtttcct gaggaaacgg ttgaactgac
    33961 cttcctcacc cccggcccgc aggagtattt gtgcggaccc cattgggaga cgcagaacat
    34021 gatcggcatg atcaccgtcg aaccctgagc cgaggcacca tacaggcatg agagagagga
    34081 gcgcgggacc aattcctgcg ctccttaact ttagtcaagg aggttccttt tcgattgcgc
    34141 cagtctggcc gcatgacacg cccggctcac ccagcaacgt cccctgatcg cgcaggaatt
    34201 ccgggctccg aagacattca gaccaagcga gtttgcacat gagcggtaag gtttttctga
    34261 ttggcgcagg ccctggtgac cctgaactga tgaccctgcg cgcactgcgg atgctgcaag
    34321 aggcggatgt ggttgtttat gaccgtctgg tctcggccga tatcctcaac ttgcatgccg
    34381 agagcgcacg gctgatcccg gtgggaaagg cccccaaatg ccatacggtg ccgcaggatc
    34441 gcatcaacga aatcctggtc gaagaagcaa gcgccggtca caccgttgcg cggctgaaag
    34501 gcggcgaccc gatgatcttc gggcgtggat cggaagaggc ggcgcatctg atggccaacg
    34561 gcatcccggt cgaatatgcg ccgggcatta ccgcagcgca gggggcatcc tgttccaccg
    34621 gcgtgccgct gacccatcgc gggctggcga cctcggtgca atatgtcacc gggcatcggc
    34681 aggctgacaa ggtgctggat ctggattgga aacgtctggc cgacccggac tcgacgctgg
    34741 ttgtctatat gggcgtcgcc aatatcggcc agatcgccat ggggctgatg accaagaacc
    34801 tgcccggttc gaccccggtg ctggcagttg gtaaagccac cacaccggat gaacaccgca
    34861 tggtgtcccg gctggatcga ttggcagcgg atgtgcgcga cgctgatttg aaagcaccga
    34921 cgctgttcat catcggcaag gtcgtatcgc tatacgcaga acggcccgtg gctgaacttc
    34981 tggagcaggc gcatggctaa gtttggttcg aggcgatcag ggggcagtcg gtcgctgccc
    35041 gatggtgctg ccaagggccc aggttggacc gcgcgcgctg tactgacaac ggctgtgctt
    35101 gtggccacat ctgcctttgc cgccgacact cttgacccca acgcgctgaa acgtcttgtc
    35161 catcaggact gcggctcgtg ccatgggctg tcgttgaaag gcggtctcgg ccctgatctg
    35221 agatccgaga cattggagca ctacgacgcg gacgttctga ccggcgtgat tctcgatggc
    35281 atccccgata ccgcgatgcc cccatggcgg cctttgatca gcgaagaaga ggctgaatgg
    35341 atcgcgcgtt atctgctggc acaggaggca caatgaaaca gctcatcctc acccttgccg
    35401 ccaccctgct gatgacaaca gcacaggctg agcccaccgc gaccggagac ctcggccttg
    35461 tgatcgaacg ggcaaaaggc tcggtcctgc tggtggatca atccgaccgc gccgcgctgg
    35521 cccggatcga agggcttggc gatctctccc atgcctcatt ggtctattcc cccgatgaac
    35581 gctttgccta tgtcttcggg cgcgatggag gactgactaa ggtcgatatc gtcacccgcc
    35641 agatcgtgaa ccgcgtggtc caggcgggca acgccatcgg cggcgcgatt tcggatgacg
    35701 gaaaactggt cgccgtatcg aactatgaac ccggtggcgt gcgtgtcttt gacgccgaga
    35761 cgctggagat ggtggccgat atcccaactg acagcaaaac catcggtctg gtcgacgcac
    35821 cgggtcgccg gtttgtcttt accatgtggg atacgggcga gacctggatc gccgatttcg
    35881 ccaagggtga ccccgcaatc accaagatca ccgatatggg caaaaacccc tatgacgcgc
    35941 tgatcaccgc caatggtcgc acctatatca ccggcctgtt cggtgaggat ggactgaccg
    36001 cgctggacct gtggtccgac aatcccgaac ccatccgcgt gctgcctgac tatggtcgcg
    36061 gacaagaaga aatgccggtc tacaagatgc cccatctcga aggctgggcg ctgaccgggc
    36121 gcgaattcgt gctgccggct gtcggccatc acgaggttct ctggatcgct tccgacaccc
    36181 tgaccgagac cgggcgcacg cagacccacg gccagccggt ctttgccatg gcccgacccg
    36241 acggtcggca ggtttgggtg aatttcgccc acccgttgaa tgatacaatt caggtcattg
    36301 attcagtgag caaggaaatc atccacgagt tcaaacccgg ccccgccgtg ctgcatatgg
    36361 aattcacgcc tcgagggcat gaggtttgga tcagcgtccg cgatgccaac aaagtcatgg
    36421 tctacgacac ccagaccttt gaaaagctgc gcgagattga ggccgacagc ccctcgggca
    36481 ttttcttcac cgcgcgtgcg cacagaacgg ggctttgaca tgcagcatat caccgacccg
    36541 atcgaccgcc gtcttctgga cgatttccag cgtgattttc ccatcgtaga gcgcccgttt
    36601 caggttctgg ccaacgcgct tgggctggaa gaggcagaag tgctcgaccg tcttgcgcgg
    36661 atgcgcaaaa ccggacgcat aacgcgggtt ggcgcgacga ttgcacccgg cgcggtttcc
    36721 gccagcacgc tggcggccgt ggcggctccg gaagaacggc tggaagaggt cgcggcgctg
    36781 atcgatgcgg aacccggtgt gaaccacaat taccagcgcg aggatgactg gaacctttgg
    36841 ttcgtggcca ccggcccgga ccgggcacat gtgaacgaca ccctcgcccg gatctcgcag
    36901 cgctcggggc tgcgggttct ggatttgcgg ctggtgcggc cgttcaacat tgatctgggc
    36961 tttcgtatgt cgggcgagac ccgcaatgct cctggcccgc ggaaagtgga tcgttcagcc
    37021 atgcgagagg gcgaccgacc cctgttgcag accctcagtt ctggcctgtc gctggtctct
    37081 gatccttatg ctacgctggc tcggaccctg aaccgcaaca cagaagacgt aatggatcgc
    37141 gtagccgcct tgcaccgggc cgggatcgtc tctcgcctgg gcgtcatcgt acgccaccgc
    37201 gctttaggct ggtccgccaa tgcaatggtg gtctgggata tgccggccga gcaggtcagc
    37261 agcgctggcc ctgcactggc agcgcatccc ggtgtgacac tgtgctatga gcgcaacccg
    37321 gtcgaggata tctggcccta tcgcctctat tccatgatcc atgcgcgttc gcgccctgag
    37381 gcaatggagg ttctggccgg ggccgccgcc ttgcccgagc tatttggcgc gcaacgcaaa
    37441 gtgctgttct cgacccgctg tttcaaacag accggcgcat tgatccaacc gaaggaggcc
    37501 gccgcatgac gctcgacgaa acagaccgcg cgattctgaa ccggatgcag gatgacctgc
    37561 cgctgacagc gcatccttac gctgcaattg cccaggaaat ggggatcgca gagtccgacc
    37621 tattgacccg tctcacacgg atgaaggacg cgcgcgtaat cacccgcttt ggtcccttct
    37681 ttgacgctgc tgcgatgggc ggagccttct gtctgtgcgc catggccgtt ccctcacagg
    37741 atttcgaaaa cgtcctgacc aaagtcaatg cgcatcccga ggtcgcccat aattatgaac
    37801 gcacgcatcg gctgaacatg tggttcgttc tggcgaccga aacacccgaa gggatcgcag
    37861 ccacggccga ggctatcgca cgggaaacag ggatcgcggt cctgcaattc cccaaacttc
    37921 aggaattctt catcggtttc cgggtggcgg catgatcgac gcaaaagaca gagagatcat
    37981 cgaggcgctg caaggcggcc tgccccttgt gccagccccc tacgcgcagg cggccgaagg
    38041 gttgggcttg gatgaagaga ttctgatgtc ccgtctggcc gatatgaagt cgcgtggcgt
    38101 catccgccgc atcgcggccg cccccaacca ctataaactg gggatgacct cgaacggcat
    38161 gactgtgtgg gatgtcgacg atgaccgcgt cgctgaattg ggcgctcaga ttggtgcgct
    38221 acccttcgtc acccattgct atgaacgccc gcgcgccctg cccgactggc cctacaatct
    38281 gtttgccatg gttcacggat cggacgcgca agaggtcgag gacaagcgcg cccagatcac
    38341 ggcaatcctt ggcgatgcct gccgggccaa agatatcctc tattccacgc gcatcctgaa
    38401 aaagaccggg ctgcgcctga aaaagaaagg ctgagacatg ttccgcctga ccgaatacat
    38461 gcaccagctc gtgaaaccga ccccggtgcg caaatgccgc cccggcccag tgaaaccggt
    38521 ggtgatctgg aacctgacac ggcgttgcaa cctgaaatgc cgccattgct ataccgtctc
    38581 ggcggatgtg gcgttccccg gtgagctcag ccatgagcaa gccatggtaa cccttgagga
    38641 tctgggccag tttcgcgtcc cggccctgat cctctcgggt ggggaaccac tggaccggtt
    38701 cgatttcttc gacatcgcca aacgcgcgcg tgatctggtg ccgatgctag cactgtcgac
    38761 caacggcaca cggatttacg acgaaactgc cgacatgatt gccgacgtgg gcttcaacta
    38821 tgttggcatc tcgctagacg gaatccgggc cacgaatgac tggttccgag gtgtcgacgg
    38881 cgcctttgcc gacgccttgc gcggtgtgcg cgaatgcaag aaacgcggca tcaaggtggg
    38941 cctgcggttc tgcctgaccg aaggcacgca acatcacctg cctgacctgc tgcagctgtg
    39001 cgatgatgag ggagtcgaca agttctatct gtctcacctc gtctacgccg ggcgcggcga
    39061 caaaaaccga ggcgaagatg ccgagcacct gcgcacccgt aagggtctgg acctgctgct
    39121 ggaacgtgcg tgggaggctg cgtctggcgg tcgtctgctg gatatcgtga ccggcaataa
    39181 cgacgccgat gccgggtatt tcctgaactg ggtccggacg catttcgacg atgacaaagc
    39241 cgcccatgtg cacgaacatc tggccgcatg gggggggaac tccagcggat tgggtgtggc
    39301 taatatcgac aatctggggc gtgtacaccc cgacacttat tggtccgact acacggtcgg
    39361 caatgtgaag accaaatcgt tctcagagct ttggaccggt gacgacccga tgctggctat
    39421 gctgcgcacc cgcccgcgtc ctttgaaagg gcgttgcgga gcgtgccagc tgaaagacgt
    39481 ctgcggtggc aacacccgca tccgggcgct gcaacttact ggtgatccgt gggccgaaga
    39541 tccggcctgc tatctgtcga acgaagaaat cggcgtgaat ggcgcgagcg agcgcctgca
    39601 ggtcacgcca ttccggggga aaagccatga tccggcgcat cagttctttt gacactctga
    39661 aaatcggcac tttctgctcg ctactgctgg cgggcaccgc ttgggccgat gccccaactg
    39721 attacgccga acactgcgcc tcatgccatg gcgagaaccg tctgggtggg gttggtccgg
    39781 cgcttattcc agaatcgctg aaacggatgc gggggccgcg cgtggctgcc gtgatcgccg
    39841 aggggcgcat cgcgacacag atgcctgcgt tttcgcatga gctggatgct ctgcagatcg
    39901 aggaactggc gggttggctg aaatctccgc tggaaaccaa tccccaatgg gacgaggccg
    39961 atatcatggc cagccgcact ctggacgagg aatacattcc agtcgatgcc ccggtctggg
    40021 acagcgaccc gatgaacatc acgctggccg ttgagaccgg cgatcaccat gtcagcgttc
    40081 tggatgggga tactttcgag gttctggacc ggttcgaaac accttttgcg gtgcatggcg
    40141 ggccgaagtt cagcccggat gggcgctatg tcttcatcat gtcccgcgat ggctgggtgc
    40201 agaaatatga catctgggcg ctgaaacagg tgggccgcgt gcgtgcgggc ttgaacagcc
    40261 gcaacatcgc catgtcagga gacggcaagt gggtggccgt ggcgaactat ttgccgaact
    40321 ctctgacact gctatccacc gaagacctgt ctgtagcgaa agtcattgat gtaaaaagca
    40381 aaaaaggaaa acccagccgc gtctcggcgg tctatcaggc accgccgcgc gaaagcttcg
    40441 ttctcgcgct gaaagacgtg cccgagattt gggaagtatt ctacggggcg aacccgccgc
    40501 aatccggttt ggggcatgac ttccgcattg agggtcagtt caagaacccc gatcccttcc
    40561 cggtgcgcaa gattaccacg ccggactatc tggacgattt cttctttgac cagagctatg
    40621 aatacgtcat gggtgcctcg cgcgatggca agggcggtca ggtgatcgat ctggtgattg
    40681 gtcacaaggt ggctgatctg gacctaccgg ggatgcctca cttgggttcg gggattacct
    40741 ggaaacatgg cgattccacc gtgatggcga cgccgcatct gaccgatggc acggtctcgg
    40801 tgatcgacat ggaaacatgg gaaaccgtca agcggatcaa gaccgaaggg ccggggtttt
    40861 tcatgcgcag ccatgagaat tcaccttacg tctgggccga tgtgttcttt gggccgaaca
    40921 aggatgcgat gcatgtgatc gacaagcaaa gccttgaaat cgtaaagact ttacgccctg
    40981 cgccgggcaa gaccgtggcg catgttgagt tcaccaagga tggcagccac gcgctggttt
    41041 caatctggga agatgacggc gcggtgatcg tctatgacgc gcagacgctg gaagaggtcc
    41101 gccgcctgcc catgcgcaaa ccgtctggga agtacaatgt ctggaacaaa atcaccttct
    41161 cggaaggcac cagccactga gggtaaatgg ccggtctgga aactggccat cctgctttat
    41221 ccggccacgg ctctgaccgt ggccatcaac ctgtttctgg ccgggctgat cctgcacagc
    41281 gctggatttg gtgccattgg gccggtgccc gcgatcctgt ggtcgatccc attgggcata
    41341 cccgccgcgt ggttggcggg gcgttgggtg cgcgggttga tggatgaggc agatggttga
    41401 tttcaaatgt taaaatcgaa aatttccaga acctgaccta agtcaagtat cgcgccgaga
    41461 gaatccccta gaacacgcgg catagcttcc cgagtcggag tctccatgcc tgccctcgtc
    41521 cctttgcaca atctccctgc ccgtgcgttt cgcgcggcgg ctgggttggc gggcatgctc
    41581 cttctattgt tgcagacctt tggaccggcg ctggcgagtc ccggtgaaag tgtctgggtg
    41641 gagatctgct cggaaggcgg cgcggtctgg gttgaggttg accttgagga gggcaccgaa
    41701 gacccgaccg cgtactgccc gaaatgcgcc gattgcgcgc tgtgcgctgt caccagcgcg
    41761 gcacccgtgc ccgagctggc gcaagtgccg caaatcggaa tcttccgtgt tgtacaggtt
    41821 caaagcagca aatcttccgt gttgtacaac tcggatcggc tgtggcccga aacccgggga
    41881 cccccgtgcg cgacccaaaa aacaactgaa cgcgccccgc gcgcgtccat ggcgtctacc
    41941 ctaagtatcg gaggtgcgcc gtgatcgtaa gtcgcgcaat ccatttcctg ctggcccttg
    42001 ccctgtcctg cctaatggcg atcagtgccc atgccgacag ccttgccagc ttcctgcccg
    42061 agattgaacc cgccgatctg gcccccggtg ctgatgcctt cgggccggta cgtgatgacg
    42121 ttccggttgc ccctgtcctg aagggcggcg agaccgttgc ctgggccttc ctgacttctg
    42181 acttcgtggg caccaccgga tattccggta aaccgatcca tgtggttgcc gccatcgatg
    42241 acgacgcggt gctgaccggt gtgcagctgg tcaaacactc ggaacccatc gttctgatcg
    42301 gcatcccgaa ctcgaggatg gttgagctga ccgaaggcta tgccggtctg gacctgaagg
    42361 ttgaggccga aaccggtggc gaggggcatg acctcgacat tatctcgggc gcgacagtga
    42421 cgatcatggt gatcgatgac agcctcgtgc gtggtgggat caaggtggcg cgtgcgctgg
    42481 ggctgggcgg gttatctccg ctacaggcag acgggccgaa acgcgaagtc gatatggcac
    42541 aggatgctgt ttacgactgg accactttgt cgggtgacgg ttcgatacgg cggctgacac
    42601 tggatgtcgg tcaggtcaac gcagcttttg aagccactgg cgatcagcgc gccatcaaac
    42661 gccctgaacc gggcgagccg gatgacacgt tcatcgacat gcacgtggcg ctggtctcag
    42721 ttccatcgat cggcaaatca ctgttaggcg aggccgaata tcagaacctt gtcgaatggc
    42781 tggacgaagg cgaacaggcc attctggtgc tggggcgcgg tgcctacagc ttcaagggat
    42841 cagggtatgt ccgcggcgga atcttcgacc ggattcagct tattcagggc gacaattcgg
    42901 tgcggttctt cgacaagcag caagagcgcc ttggccgggt tgccgccccg gatgcgccca
    42961 gtttcaccga gctggatatc ttcaagatcc ccgccgaagc cgagttcaac cccgccgagc
    43021 cgttccgcct gcaattgctg gtgcaacggg ccgtgggtgc ggtcgaaaaa accttcctga
    43081 ccttcgatct gggctacaag ctgcccgagc agtatctgtt gccagtcgca gcccccactg
    43141 ttgtggatga cgccactggc gaagccgcag caaaagccgc cttgtggaaa cgcatctgga
    43201 aggatcgcac ggtcgagatt gccggtctgg gcgtcatgtt gttggtgctg accgcaacct
    43261 tcttcttcca gttccacgcc acgatgaacg cccgggtctt ttactggttc cgcatcggat
    43321 atctgaccct gacgctgttc tttatcggct ggtacgccaa tgcgcagctg agcgtggtga
    43381 acctgatggc tctggcgggc agcttgcgca ccgggttctc atgggacgcc ttcctgctgg
    43441 atccgctggt ctttatccaa tggtttgccg tggccgctgc cctgctgttc tggggacgcg
    43501 gggcctattg cggctggctg tgcccatttg gtgcgctgca agaactgacc aacaagatcg
    43561 ctcgcgcgct gaaagtgcca caatggacac tgccatgggg gctgaacgaa cgtctgtggc
    43621 ctgcgaaata catgatcttc cttggcctct tcgggctcag ctttgtctcg atcccgctgg
    43681 ctgagaccta tgccgagatc gagccgttca agaccgccat cattctgaaa ttcttgcgcg
    43741 actggccctt cgttgtcttt gcgctgaccc tgctggggat cgggctgttc atcgaacggt
    43801 tctattgccg ctacctctgc ccgctgggtg gagcgctggc gatccccgcc cgaattcgca
    43861 tgttcgactg gctgcgccgc tacaaggaat gcggcagccc ctgtcagacc tgcgccaacg
    43921 aatgccccgt tcaggcaatc cacccaactg gtgagatcaa cccgaacgag tgcgtcacct
    43981 gcctgcattg tcaggtgctc taccagtccg aggacaaatg tcccgtcgtt atccgccagc
    44041 ttaagcggcg ggccaagaca gggtcggtca acctcaagac ccccctcggg caaccaccgg
    44101 cgaaccatcc gaacgccaaa ccgcaatccg tttcctaaaa aggaggaacg atcatgtcgg
    44161 aacaagacaa caaactgaat atcacccgcc gcgggatgct gggggcaacc gccaccggtg
    44221 ccgtgctggc cgggaccggt ctgggttcga ccctgatgac cgcgaaacag gccagcgctg
    44281 cggccaatgc caacctggag cccggtgagc tggacgaata ttacggcttc tggtcctcgg
    44341 gtcagaccgg tgaattgcgc atcctgggct tcccgtccat gcgcgagctg atgcgggtgc
    44401 cggtgtttaa ccgttgctct gcaaccggtt ggggtcagac caatgagtct ctgaagatca
    44461 tgaccgatgg tctgctgccg gaaaccaagg aattcctcgc caagcgcggc atgaaaacct
    44521 atgacaacgg cgacctgcac cacccgcaca tgtcgttcac cgacgggacc tatgacggcc
    44581 gttacctgtt catgaacgac aaggccaaca cccgcgttgc ccgtgtgcgt tgcgatgtga
    44641 tgaaatgcga caagatcacc gagatcccga atgccaaggc gatccacggt ctgcgtccgc
    44701 agaaattccc gcgcaccggc tatgtctttg ccaatggtga agatgaaacg ccgctggtca
    44761 atgatggcac cgtgctggac gatccatcgc aatacgtgaa catcttcacc gcgctggacg
    44821 gtgacaccat ggaagttgcc tggcaggtga tcgtgtcggg taacctcgac aataccgact
    44881 gcgattatca gggcaaatac gcctattcga cctcgtacaa ctcggaaatg ggtatgaacc
    44941 tggccgagat gaccgagaac gaactcgacc acgttgttgt tttcaacctc gcggaaatcg
    45001 aaaaaggcat cgaagccggc gactatcagg aactgaaagg cgtcaaggtt ctggacggcc
    45061 gtaagggtca gaacaagaag tacacccgct acattccgat cccgaactcg ccgcacggta
    45121 tcaacaccgc gcctgacggc aagcacgtct gcatcaacgg taagctgtcg cccaccgtgt
    45181 cgatcatgga cgtgaccaag ctggacgccc tgttcgaaag cgatgccgat ccgcggtcgt
    45241 gcatcgtggg tgagccgcag ctgggtcttg gcccgcttca caccgcgtat gacggtcagg
    45301 gcaatgcgtt taccacgctg ttcctcgaca gccagatcgt gaagtggaac atggacaagg
    45361 cgatccgcgc ctatgcgggt gaggatgtcg atccgattat ctcgaaggtc gatgttcact
    45421 atcagccggg tcacaactcg acttccatgg gtgaaaccaa ggatgctgac ggcaagtggc
    45481 tgatttcgat gaacaagttc tcgaaagacc gcttcctgaa cgtgggtccg ctgaagcccg
    45541 agaacgaaca gctgatcgac atctcatcgg atgagatgaa ggtggttcac gacgggccaa
    45601 cctttgccga gccgcatgac tcgatcatcg ttcgcagcga catcgttaac ccggtcaacg
    45661 tgtgggaccg caacgacgtc acatgggaag acgcccgcaa acaggccgaa gccgatggca
    45721 tcgatctgga agaaggtgcc gaggaaccga tccgggatgg caacaaggtg cgggtctaca
    45781 tgacatcgca ggccccgacc ttcagccttg agaagttcac cgtcaaacag ggcgacgagg
    45841 taacaatcta cgtcaccaac ctggatgacg tggatgacgt gacccacggc ttctgcctgg
    45901 gcaactacgg catcgccttc gagatcggac cgatggcaac cgcgtcgatc accttcaccg
    45961 ctgaccgtcc gggcgtgcac tggttctatt gccagtggtt ctgccacgcg ctgcacatgg
    46021 aaatgcgcgg ccggatgctg gtcgagccgc agggagcata acccatgcgt tggcccctgc
    46081 tcataccgct cctgctcggc tcgccccttt gggcggcgga ctgggatgtg cccaatcggg
    46141 cgggggccat taatgaattc ctggcgcagg cggcggatgg ggacaccctc cgcctgagcc
    46201 ccggtgtcta caccgaaaca ctggttctgg accggcccgt aaccctcgac gggctgggac
    46261 aggccaccat tgacggacaa ggtaacggca gcgtcatcac cgtgaccggg ccgggcgtga
    46321 ctgtgcgcgg tctgacagtg atcggctccg gctcaagcca tgaggggatc gacagtggca
    46381 tccagctgac caaaacagct atggcgcccg tggtcgagga taacgtgctg ctgggcaacc
    46441 tctacggcgt cgacattcac ggggccaaag acagtatcgt acgcggcaac cggatcgaag
    46501 gacgtttgga tcagcggatg aatgaccgcg gcaatggcgt ctatgtctgg aacgcgccgg
    46561 gtgcggtggt tgatggcaat gacatccgtt acgggcgcga cgggattttt gtgaactcgt
    46621 ccaaaaagaa caccttcacc aacaacctgt tccgcgatct gcgctttgca gtgcactaca
    46681 tgtatgccga caattcgatc gtcagcgaca acgtctcgat cggcaatgat ctgggctatg
    46741 cggtgatgtt caccaccaat gtgactgtgg ccaacaacgt ctcgatcggc gaccgcgaac
    46801 acggcgtgat gctgaactac gccaacaaga gcaccatcac tggaaacgtt gtgaaaggcg
    46861 ccaaggaaaa atgcaccttc ctctataact cgaacaagaa cgaattcacc gataactggt
    46921 tccaaggctg cggtatcggc atccacttta ccgctggcag cgagcgtaat cgcatcgttg
    46981 gcaactcatt catcgggaac cggacgcagg tgaaatacgt ctcgaccaaa tgggtcgaat
    47041 ggtccgagga cgggcgtggc aattactggt ctgattttgc cgcctatgat gtggatggca
    47101 acggcattgc cgatgccccc tatcgcccca atgacagtat ggaccatgtg ctgtggaccc
    47161 aacccgcagc caaattgttg ctcggctccc ctgccgtgca gctggtgcgc tggtctcaat
    47221 cggccttccc ggcgctgttg ccggggggtg tgatggacag caacccattg atgcaagccc
    47281 ctgaaccctc agctatgaaa aaggtgcctc atgacggata aggccctgtc aatcgaccat
    47341 gttctcaagg accgtggaaa aacccgcgtt cttgacgata tcacactgtc tcttgccccc
    47401 ggccagcgcg ttgcgctgct ggggcataac ggcgcgggca agtcgaccct gatcaaatcc
    47461 atcctcggcc tgacgccgat ccatggcggc gccattcgga tcggggacgc cacccccggt
    47521 agcgctcagg cacggcgcga gacggcctat ctgcccgagg cggtgtcatt tcatcccgcg
    47581 ctaaccgggc gtgagcagtt gacgctgttt gcgcagcttt caggcgcaaa agctgatgtg
    47641 cccggattgc tggatcgtgt cggcctgagc gacgctctgg accgtcggat cggaacctat
    47701 tccaaaggca tgcggcaacg tctgggtctg gcgcaggtgc tgttgggtca accgaaagtg
    47761 gctttgctgg atgaaccgac aagcgggctg gacccgatct cgcggcaaga tctttatgcc
    47821 attatcgacg aactggctgc ccaaggcacc gccgttctga ttgcctcaca cgcgctgacc
    47881 gaggtcgagg cgcgcaccga ccggatcgcc atcatgcgca agggtcggat ggtggccgac
    47941 gacacgctga ccaacctgtc ggcgctggcc ggtctgccga tccgcctgaa agtccgcgcc
    48001 agcgccaatc cagatgtgct ggccgctgaa ctgggcggca gccggatcaa tggggcatcc
    48061 gttgaattgc tctgcacacc cgaagacaag atggaggccc tgcgccggat cgccggactg
    48121 ggcgatgcgg tagcagatgt ggaaatgacc ccgcccaagc tggaagacct ctatcgccac
    48181 tacgctcagg aggatttgca atgacccgct tcctcgccat cacccggacc gagatgctga
    48241 tcctgcgccg caaccgctgg ctgctggtcg caacgctgat catggttctg ttcgccttgg
    48301 cgctgacctt tgcaggcagc gcgcccaccg gcacgctggg ggtcgacatg ctgaccattt
    48361 cggtcgcgtc gatgaccaca ctgtcggtct accttgcccc gctgctggcg ctgatgattg
    48421 cctttgacgc catcgcgggc gacgtggatc gcggcagcct ttcactgctg ctgtcttacc
    48481 cggcaggacg cggagaaatc ctgttgggca agttcaccgc ccatctggcc gcgctggcct
    48541 ttgccatgac catcggtttc ggcaccgcag gcgcggtggc agccttcttt ggcggcgcgg
    48601 ggccagagag cctgatggcg ctgatccgcc ttatcctcac atccatcctg ctgggcgctg
    48661 tctttctggc gcttggatac ctgttgtccg ccctggcaaa gggggccacg gcggcggcag
    48721 gtttgtcggc cgggctctgg ctggtttttg tcgtcctcta tgatcttggg ctgttgggag
    48781 ccgtcgtcat ggacaagggc ggcactttca cccaatccgt ctttccttgg gtgatggtag
    48841 ccaacccggc cgacgcattc cgtctgtgga acatcgccgc gaccgagggc gtcgctatgg
    48901 catccggcat gaccggggcg gcgcaggcgc tgccggtctg ggctgcaccc gtctcactgt
    48961 tgatctggcc agtgctgggc ttcgcccttg cgcggctagc gttccggagg gttgagccat
    49021 gaaacgcctc gtcctgatcg cgctggtcgc gctggcggcc tgcaaggaag agatcgccga
    49081 ggcccctgac ccggttgacc tcacccccga tgcgctgagc tatttctgcc agatgaacat
    49141 cgccgaacac ggcgggccca aaggtcagat tcatctggaa ggctatcctg cgcccttgtt
    49201 ctttgcgcag gtgcgcgaca tgctggccta tctgaaaggc cctgaacgcg atgccaagat
    49261 caccgctatt tacgtcagcg acatgggtgt cgcccccagc tgggggcagc cggggatttc
    49321 aaactggatc gctgctgatg acgcgacctt tgtcgtcggc gcagatgtcg ccggaggcat
    49381 gggcgcgcgc gaggtcgtcc cgtttgcgga acccgccgag gccgaggcgt ttatcctgcg
    49441 ctatggcggg tccgctttgc ccctgcccga gatccccgac gccgaagtcc ttggacccgt
    49501 tgatctggac ttgattctgg agacccccgc atgacccttg tgactcgccg ccgcttcttg
    49561 agcatctcag ccgcctgcgc cgccatgccc gcagctgcca gcagttcggc ccaatggcgc
    49621 ggcatcgcgc tgggcgcacc tgccaacctg cgtcttgaag gcctgacgga tgtacaggcc
    49681 gcaccgatct ttggggctgt cgagtccgaa ttgaaccggc ttgaggatat cttcagcctc
    49741 taccgaccac attcgcagat cagccagttg aaccgcaccg gtcacttgaa tgcacctgcg
    49801 cctgagctgc tggaggtgct gagcctgtgt tccgcgcttc acgaagcctc gggcggggcg
    49861 tttgatccga cgatccagcc gctctggctg gcgctggcca gcggagcgga gcagccaata
    49921 gtggaacgcg cgcatgcaac gatcggatgg aacaacgtgc atgtcggtac ggatgaaatc
    49981 cgcctgccat atcccagaca ttcggcgatc acgttgaacg ggattgcgca aggtgcgatc
    50041 accgaccgga ttgttgcttt gctgcggtcc ttcgatctgc gcaatgtatt ggtggatatg
    50101 ggtgaggtcg ccgctcttgg ccagcgatac actagcgaac catggcgcgt ggggctggcc
    50161 gcccccgatg gcaaggtggc caaacgaatc aggcttcagg atcgagctgt cgcaacctca
    50221 gcgcccggcg gtacgatgtt acagggcaaa catggccata tcctgaaccc gaaagggcac
    50281 aaagttatgc aacacgcagt atcagtatcc gcggcgcggg ccgttgttgc cgatgggcta
    50341 tcaaccgccc tttgcctgac tccggatagc ggagcaaacg cgctggcgtc gcggtttcca
    50401 ggggcaaaaa tcgagatgct actctgagcc acaagagcgg cgggcacctc aaaaatatct
    50461 agcgctcgct ttggggtgcc ccgttatggt cgggatattc agtgaatggt tttgttggag
    50521 aattatgttc gccaatgtga attgattttg acggctggcc agtgagatgg aggggtttgc
    50581 gccgatcaac gaaccgcatt gtattgatgc tttagccaag ttccccgagg aggcacgcca
    50641 acatcgagct atgatttcct cgagtgaata ttgcaagcac agtgactgaa agagagttcc
    50701 tccaaccgcc cttaagcgtc taatagggtt aagttttttc aaacactttt tactcattga
    50761 aatgcgccga gtagcagatt gttggcgcat ttcctcaaat atttgcatcg atccgaacga
    50821 aggcgctgtg cgcttgaggc ggacgaagat cagtagatct gcacgattac aacctacaaa
    50881 gttccgaaat cgcgcgaatt gttaacgcaa tgttaacgat gcgttttcga tccattcaaa
    50941 gacattccgg catactaaca gtatgttatg tcgccgacga ttatacggca cctgccaaac
    51001 tttctagatt ggaagacccg atgttaaact tctctctaaa cttcacggtt gcctcaattg
    51061 ggattttttc tggctttcta acaatatatg cttatttgtg atcggctcag gaactgatgt
    51121 tcgaaccctc aaccccaaac agtgcagccg taaatgcata ccggctgaaa cgttccaatt
    51181 cggaatatga cgtagcgatg tgggcagctt gcgctttaat ggcgctgcac aaagacgagc
    51241 cagccgtatt gcaagaatat gcatgtctct gggcgagcag agcgaaatta gacggatcaa
    51301 aaagaagtca ctcagagcag tcataaagtg gacagcccgg cgatcaaaag gcaacaatct
    51361 taatggacta aaattccgcc tcaaagctaa atatctgagg ctaagctgtg accctgctcc
    51421 tggatcccga tcgtttggac gtaaaagccg tttctgcctc ttcgtattga ttgaattgtg
    51481 gtccatgtct gctaatcagt accactgaat aactcaaacg aagcaagcat gaggtacgct
    51541 gagattcgcc taataatctg aaactagccc gccaacaaaa gtgcgcgctc gctttgtgat
    51601 atggtcgatc ctgcagtttt tgatgatctt tcgcgttttg gcgagattgc agctgtcggc
    51661 aatactgcaa gctcctttcc tgacgcagca tttgaggatg cgctagttac ttttttctca
    51721 gcgccctagc cttgtcaaac gccagaacgg ggcaacccca tcatgaggaa agaaactgac
    51781 aggcccatca ctttccgcgc gcccaagtat atcctcacct gtttggttct tcagtgtctc
    51841 attcaaaggt agcaatctat tgctgtcgaa tggcttgatc tgggggtgct cccagttttg
    51901 ctttgacagc atcaacatgc ggcgtagtcc aacccgcacc ctctcgccag cttcactctg
    51961 ccaagggcgc agccctgcag ctgaaagatg gtcgaacagg ttaacccaac tctgtaaatt
    52021 gaaagcccaa tagtgctgcg tcagtgtgcg ctgcagttcg tgcggttgat ctccatcagg
    52081 ggtgatcgta gaaatggctc gagcttgcgc tcgtaagtcg agggcttgca gataatcatc
    52141 tttttccaga aatgcggcaa gactggcggc ctgcaagtca tagcatgtcc cgtggttgtt
    52201 ggctgctctg cattcttggc gaccttgcac gctatcagtg aaccaatcaa agaactccgc
    52261 gctccactct ttcatgcggt cggttatgtg cgaatctcta agaatccgaa ccgcatcaag
    52321 aagaaaataa aaatctttgg tttctataac cccatgggca gcccccatgt taccctggtg
    52381 acccagccga acctgcgcat aagaaaggtt gggcttcatg ccagtttcag cgtccaggaa
    52441 ccacgtcctc agaattgagc aggcgtgtgc gtggaagctc ggatcggcgt cttgtaatgt
    52501 actcgctaat gcaagggctg tggtgtcgtc gaagacgcgt tgtaaacgag ttcgatcgaa
    52561 gcggccactc tctggttcat aaagttccgt gcccggcagt cgttcaccgt cgcgcctgac
    52621 atagggcaag ccatctttcg aatttgggtt cggccaccaa tatggcgccg gatggaaata
    52681 gtcgcgaaga tcgccagagg ggccgggctc gggtttttgc gtaaccgaaa atgggcctcg
    52741 gcctaacgcc tgctgtgcgg cctcccgaac agctgcccaa tcttctgact gagccggatc
    52801 agccgtggtc aggtcataag atagggcttg gtcctgcgcg aacgtcgcac ggactgggcg
    52861 cgccgacaac atgtccaaag tcgaacggat cgcagaagcg cgtgcgagac cacggttaac
    52921 aaatgccttc cgatcagcct gttcaaggtg ggcttttcct gacgccagcc gcgcgaccca
    52981 accggcttgc ccgacccgat gaccatcagg gtgaactcgg cgtggcggaa tgtcgaaatc
    53041 ttccacaggc catcgcgtcc acggaccctc gataccaaga tgcatgaaaa gctcaacctt
    53101 tggacgacga ccatagggaa ggtcctcgtt gaacctcaat ggtgcatcgc atcgaaaaac
    53161 caattggggc tcttcttccg cagaaaaggt attgttaggt tccagcaaat cttgattgtt
    53221 ggtgatcctt gccattggaa caacaaaata tcgcttgtcc cgggcctcta agatgttcga
    53281 atgcagccgc gcccatcctg aggacgtaag gaagcaattc ccatcaaaag gcagcgccca
    53341 cttgccgtat tccagacaaa actcgagagc tgcatttcgt gcaccgttgt tgtgcatcac
    53401 atagttattg cgggcgcggt aagcctgcat aaccgcctgc gtcgtgcgcg tactggttga
    53461 atctatttca agatgtccgt cgtagaacat atcaggctgt ttgaacgtat cgaagctgta
    53521 accgatagac tgatattctt ctggatcgaa ggcgatacgt cgataggtct gccctcgttc
    53581 ctcaagcaag ctgataatct ttgcttcagt ctccgcgtta aatatcctgt tgagcaacca
    53641 taactttttt acgccctcga attctggttc attgtctaaa ataaagcgca catttgagag
    53701 gctttggcca accttgtgcc ttggctcgag atcgttgccg acaatccgac agagcgcgaa
    53761 tgtatccgcc aaatcgttga tctcagattc cagttttgga tcaatgggct cttgtttcac
    53821 atcacgcaga gtaccgctga tgtcacccat ccgctgcacg ctgaaagaag tgttgatgcg
    53881 gttgcgccta atgtctcgcc gatatcggtg cagcctgtac agcaggtaga gagggaacaa
    53941 agctatgatc gatattcgaa ttagcgggga gcttcgcttg aagtcgtgta taaattgttc
    54001 aagcaaagct tgtctcctgt aagttcgcct tggtacgcat attggctttg tttgatctca
    54061 acaaccaatt caaagacggg cgtgcgctca tgattggctc ggctcttctg agcctttgtt
    54121 cgcaggagtg ccccacttga tgtgtttgtg tgtttgtgtg tttgaatgca cgcttgtttt
    54181 tgatgtagca agcggcgttg ctgaattgtt ggtttcttaa ttttgtacct ttctctgatg
    54241 gggactttat cgcgcccgaa gtagatatcg tcgggtatat attaataagg ctctcgtggt
    54301 tgtgctcgat attatgggaa ttgacgaaag agtcgaactg actttcttag tcaccaggca
    54361 aactgttgag ttctggcgag gctcgttttt ttattggtcc ggttccatcg ctagattttg
    54421 ccccggtgtg cgttgtcagg atgagtgagt gacttcgccc tctcgcatgg ttatgcggag
    54481 cttgcagaaa atgatctaat agatgcgatc atccgggatc gagctcagcc aataccaccc
    54541 tcaccgatga tcttgaagca ggtgaactcg gcctgtcaca tctggtttac ggccgtggtc
    54601 ctatccgtga gcccgtcagc aacttcgatc accatatatc tcgccgcagt gaacaggtca
    54661 gcttttttcg gaaataggtt ggctgataat ccagatttga aacaccgcta ttcagtggtg
    54721 tatttcttcg tcatttcctg attcggctgc accccgcgtt gcaacccaaa ctcgataaat
    54781 tcgccttggc tctgctatgg gaggcagctc gagaaagata ttgggctcag ggaacgattc
    54841 gccaaggcaa ataagcccct acgagcctgc gatcttacca ccaatcccgt tattcactta
    54901 tgtgcaggcg ggtttccaag gtcaagtcgg ccttccatgc gacggtttgg ttttttgctt
    54961 tgtctgggca gcgcggatcc ctgttgcacc acctacgcaa tgtgacgccg tggtatgact
    55021 tcgttgagac gggcgacttt gtgacagact atttaggcag ggtcccagtc agctaggctt
    55081 gggtatcaac gccattaagc ttggtggtct caaccagagg ataggcgatt gcggtagccg
    55141 cgcgaccggc atcggagtcg acaaaaaagg aatttctact gcccaagaac acacagagat
    55201 tgaacctttg gctgagcatt gttcagttcc agaaacccat ttgtcaggta ttttcgcatt
    55261 ttcttctttc aaccatggct tagtggatcg aattggcgtg atcaatttga ctggaaattc
    55321 ggtccaaatg ggtgccagca ttcattggtc ggacggcagt taatgtgaca actccaacag
    55381 cccctcaccg cgacgactaa gtcgcgacca aaagtctaaa cccaacttaa ccttgaactt
    55441 tcaagatgtc attttgcggg ataaccatcc cctcaggtgc ctcgaactcc cgtgtttgat
    55501 tgctgaaaga gcgatagagt acttcgttcc tgtgctcttg atgccatttc ttccagctgt
    55561 cgcgatattc gacccgaatc tgagaggggc cgcctcggtt gctaatcccg gatgccggat
    55621 tgttggtaag actgcctttt tcattgaggc aaagcattgt gcaagcacgg tcttccacca
    55681 ccgagtttgg gaatgcacgc tcgacgcgtg ccaagaattc catatccgca ccaaagcgaa
    55741 cgctgtccca gtatccaaca agcgagaaaa cctctcgcct taacatcagc gaaatcatgg
    55801 cgcggcgcaa aatgccatca aagctgtgat ttgcaatgcg cgatagatag ttcgggcggc
    55861 cagtttcgtc caaacggacc atgtgcccgt aggttccaac caacgaatgg tcatgcagca
    55921 aaggccgcac ttggcgctct aaacggtccg gtagcgccag atcgtctgca tcatggccag
    55981 taatgaaatc gcccgacgca acagttaagg cacgattttt tgacacatag ggtcccacat
    56041 ttaccaggtt gttgagaact atgaggcgtg gttcttgttg tgccaaacca gccagtattt
    56101 cagccgtgtt gtctgtgctg ttgtcatcga cgacaatcag ttcgaggttt ctccaagtct
    56161 gctggagtat ggattgcacc gccaatctga tcgtggtctc agcattgtgt gccggcatca
    56221 cgaccgatat ctttggctgc gagccaacca caggtggcaa atcctcaaag ttgatacgta
    56281 aaaacctggc atctgttcca ggtttcaacc tgatgacaga acgactgtgt cgtttcagcc
    56341 acgcattcat gttctcagtc cacgccacgt catctgtcgc tgcaattgct ttgaaaagat
    56401 ccgtagttcc gggcgaatgg tagaagtcat ttcgcctgag ataagaaagc gtcttcccga
    56461 gtccatcaga tagaagcatg tcgtaggctg tgatgatgct gctatttagg tctgctttcc
    56521 ttttcttggt aagaaacaga attccgggtt ttcgaaggac ccttaggaat cgggcccagc
    56581 gcgatagttt tcggctagtt cttacccttt ttctgccaag aaaactcacc tgtactctcc
    56641 cagggttaag aacacatagg tacaaaaatg gaactctatc tccgcgcggc gccgcgaccg
    56701 ccagaattgc gggacgtaag cctggcgaaa ctaatacggc aggtcgggaa actcaacaaa
    56761 ggttgctgtt gcgcagcagg ttgcctaccc gaaacttcct acggttgaat ctcttggata
    56821 tcgaactata agcacctgtg cttggaatct ctgtcatttg aacagcccat caatagttat
    56881 aacatctgcg ggcaaaaaag tagggcaaaa catgaggaaa cgtgctttaa gcttatacgc
    56941 tgtaagcgaa aactcatcct caaatcgatt gcgcccaccg ggttttattc ggaaggtgtt
    57001 tcgccgaaag ctcaagcgag agattcggag taagcgcgca caaatgacgg aactgaatcg
    57061 cgaacgcaga tactcggagg cattagtgct ttgtcgccaa atctgccaat cgagcttcgc
    57121 gcgccctcag gatcatttcc agcgaaccaa aattcttcat gcgttgggta agggcgctgt
    57181 agtcaggcga tatgtcgact ggctctacac cctctatgat cgccaacaga tttcacgggc
    57241 ggatttggct ttccgtctgt ggaaatcatg gcggccgaaa tcggcgatgg acgttctggg
    57301 ggaacgtcag aactggcaaa ccaacgcaac cgccgagcgt agcgccctgt tatcgctgat
    57361 tgacctgcgc cgctatgtcg aggcgcgtga gctgaattca gatcttaaac acgtgaggca
    57421 aagcagccgg ctcagtaaga gaatcaatac tgcgcttaat tcgttgtccg ctgaaggcat
    57481 atccgctgag gaagaggaag acatcgcctt ttcggtactt aggcattggg tcaaatgcca
    57541 aaaagagcaa ccgacgcaaa cctacaaggc gcacgccggt cgagttctgt tgtacaatca
    57601 ttcgctggga attggcggag ccgagaggca ggttacacat ctaatcgcaa accttgctca
    57661 ggacccctcg gtttcgtctt tgcatatgct cacaaaagag caacccagga acgtctacaa
    57721 gcttccaagc gggtatagca aactgtcaaa tcatcaactt gatgacatgc cggtctcgct
    57781 gcccgacccg tggaaagacg agcctactct acagagtgtt gcgtcactat ctgaagcgat
    57841 aggaatgcgg tggcttcgcg cggttttggg caccctttac gagttgcgtc cggaggttgt
    57901 gcacataaga ggcggcctac acgccgaact tgcgctggca gcggttatct caggtacgcc
    57961 gcgtgttgta gtgcatttcg gatcgatgac acgcggacag caatcgtcgg ggtccgagat
    58021 cgaaagcctg cgcgagaggc tttccgaata caccatcaaa ctatgcgcgc agttcccgca
    58081 ggttgttctg gcggcaaaca gcagggccgc tgctgatgat tgggcccaag caacaggttt
    58141 gcccgatacg cgctttacaa ccatttacaa cgccattgag cccaaagaac ttggctttaa
    58201 ggaactgagc ccgccaaaac cagattccgg ccaacaattg actgttggcg gtgtctttcg
    58261 gttttctccg gtgaaggatc cgctgctatg ggtctcggtc gccaaaagag tgaacaccgc
    58321 gatcccgggc acccgctttc taatggtcgg tgatggaccc ctgcggaaag acattgaaaa
    58381 agccattgca tctgccgggc tgacagatca gttcgtactg cccggcctag tgtccgaggg
    58441 cttgttcgac tatctgcggc aaatggactt gtttctgatg accacgtgta cagaaagcct
    58501 gccaaacgca gtaatcgagg ctcaactcgc aggattgccc gttgtcgccc cggatgttgg
    58561 tggcataaac gaagcaattg ccgaccatga caccgcaagg ctgacaatgc gaagcgctga
    58621 tgcattggct caggccgtta ttgacgggtt gcaaaatgaa gattggcgcg catctgtgca
    58681 tgcgcgtagt ccgggtttga tcatgaacaa attctcgcgc gccgcgcagc tgaatgctgt
    58741 taaaacagct tacgggtggt gctaagatat gaaatacagg ccagaaattg acggcctccg
    58801 cgcgcttgca gtgatcccgg ttatcctttt tcatgcagga ttcccttatt tcacaggagg
    58861 ttatgtcggc gtagatgtgt tctttgtaat ctccgggtat ctcatcacaa caatactcgt
    58921 tggcgatctt gaacagggac gctattcaat cattaagttc tatgagcgcc gcgtaaggcg
    58981 catcattcct gcccttttct gcgtcgtggc ggtaagcttt gtcgcgggtt ggttcatatt
    59041 gcttccggca gatttcaaaa gcttttcact cagcgttgtt gcggtcacaa cgttctggtc
    59101 taactttttt ttctggatgg aaagcggata ttttgacacc gcgaccgaac taaaaccact
    59161 tttgcatacc tggtcattgg ctgtggaaga gcaattctat attttcttcc cgattgcgct
    59221 cgcgctgctc tggcgatttg gcctcaagat tgtttttgtc gtgctaagtc tgatttttgc
    59281 agtcagtttt gcatttgcca cctgggatct cggcgcgtta agcgaacccg aagcggcatt
    59341 ctatctgctt cctacgcgcg cttgggaatt gatggctggc gcgcttaccg cactttattt
    59401 gggacgccca aatccgtgga gaccgggttc ggccctgtcc ggagttctat cggttctggg
    59461 tattgcgctg atcctgtatg ctatcctagt ctatgacaaa cacacgccat tccctagccc
    59521 ttatgcatta gcacccgtgc tgggaaccgt tctgatcatc ttgttcgagc gtcgaggcac
    59581 gtggtctttc cctattttgg ccaatccggt ttgcataggt gtcggattga tcagctattc
    59641 tgcatatctt tggcatcaac ccgtcttggc ctatgcccga tatctgagtt ggcacgagcc
    59701 gccgctttgg ttcatggcag tgttgtgtgg cttcacgctc ttgcttgcct tcctcagcta
    59761 caagtttgtt gaaacgccat ttagaaaagg tccagtattt cctggtatgg caataatgct
    59821 gccggcaggg gcagccgggg ccgcgctgat cgtggctggc ctcgctatca cctggacgca
    59881 gggcgtaccg ggccgttata ccgaaaatca tcaagcggtt tttgagcaat atgatgatcc
    59941 agcaaactat gtacgcgggc agttctcaga attccaaaaa gcagagtttg atgggactga
    60001 tcaacggaac aagctgctga ttatcggtga cagctacgcg caggacatgc ttaacgccgt
    60061 gctggaatct ccattggcag acaagttcca actttcgacc ttctacatat ctgggcgctg
    60121 cggtaacctg ttcctgaaac gtgatttcac ggatcttgtc gctcctaaag atcgtgagtt
    60181 gtgtgcaaaa aggccaggct acgaggacga aacgctgcag gcccggatag agcatgcgga
    60241 tgaaatctgg ctggtatcca gctggaaaga ttggcacgtc gagaatctgc ctgaaagtct
    60301 tgaaaacctt ggcgacgtga cactggcaag aattcgggtt atgggacgca agaacttcgg
    60361 ttccggtatg tctctaaagc gttacatgac ggaattcgaa acgggcaacg aggacatatt
    60421 ggttgaaatg agccaaggcc atttggctac taatcaatcc atgaacgaaa ctctatcaca
    60481 gggacaattc gtggacattt caaacttgat gtgcggcaat ggtaaaacgt gtcgcaatac
    60541 gaacgaggac gggcttttga tttcatatga cggaggccac ctgacccgcg cgggcgcaat
    60601 tatgctgggt catcgcttga ccgaatggct ggaacaatga tttgagaagg ctctcaactc
    60661 gcatccagag ccctaaggtg ttcttaacta agcaacaaaa caaggaaaca gacgggtgca
    60721 aaaagttctg attaccggca cagccgggtt tattggtttt catcttgcca aactgctgct
    60781 cgcgaatgga gacagagtgc atggctttga cgggatgaca gattactatg acgtccgttt
    60841 gaaacaacgc cgccatgccg cactgttgca gaaccccaat ttttcctgtg atgaaggaat
    60901 gctggaagac gcggagaaat tcgatgtcgt cgccgaccgt ttcgagcccg atgtcatcgt
    60961 tcacctcgcc gcacaggccg gtgtccgtta tagccttgaa aatccccggg catatatcga
    61021 cagcaatgtc gttggaacat tcaatgtcat ggaagccgca cgtcgccaca aagttcagca
    61081 tttgctcatg gcgtcaacgt cctcggttta tggtgccaac acagaaatgc cgttcgatga
    61141 atgcgaaaag gcagatacgc agttgacgat ctatgcggcg accaaaaaag caaatgagag
    61201 catgggccat tcctatgccc atctctggga tctgcccaca accatgttcc ggttctttac
    61261 ggtttacggc acatggggtc ggcctgacct tgcgctttat aaatttgtcg atgcgatact
    61321 ggatgaccgg ccgatcgata tctacaacca cggcgatatg taccgcgatt tcacatatgt
    61381 tgacgatctg gtacgcgcga tctcactttt aatcaaagcc gtgccggtgc gtccggagaa
    61441 tccggaagac atcgaagaag gtgacagcct aagcccggtt gcaccttacc gcgtcgtcaa
    61501 tataggtaac tcggacaaag tgcggttgct ggattttgtc gacgcaatcg aagattgtct
    61561 gggtaagaaa gctatcagaa actacatgga catccaaatg ggtgatgtcc cggcaacctg
    61621 ggcaaacgcg gacctgctgc agcgtctgac cggatatcgc cctcagaccg atttcaa
//
