# Supplementary material for: Decoding coral resistance to eutrophication through the association of hyper‑efficient denitrifiers as key microbial allies
Source: Nat Commun. 2026 May 19;17:3938. doi: 10.1038/s41467-026-72571-w (PMC13187470; doi:10.1038/s41467-026-72571-w)
Supplement: Supplementary file 21 — Source Data [file 41467_2026_72571_MOESM21_ESM.zip › Source Data/FigureS6/AF10_denitrification.gbk]

LOCUS       contig00002            61677 bp    DNA              UNK 01-JAN-1980
DEFINITION  .
ACCESSION   contig00002
VERSION     contig00002
KEYWORDS    .
SOURCE      .
  ORGANISM  .
            .
FEATURES             Location/Qualifiers
     CDS             complement(2199..2486)
                     /gene="soxD_2"
                     /locus_tag="AF10_01494"
                     /EC_number="1.5.3.1"
                     /inference="ab initio prediction:Prodigal:002006"
                     /inference="similar to AA sequence:UniProtKB:Q46336"
                     /codon_start=1
                     /transl_table=11
                     /product="Sarcosine oxidase subunit delta"
                     /translation="MIINHPLLGPRDASEFTYLGDASLINRPDWQSDTAAAEFHDYVYL
                     RDNPAGTHRELWFHEQGDRSWLVVTRDTLTHEILATELARDVARKTGRGK"
     gene            complement(2199..2486)
                     /locus_tag="AF10_01494"
                     /gene="soxD_2"
     CDS             complement(2499..3749)
                     /gene="soxB_2"
                     /locus_tag="AF10_01493"
                     /EC_number="1.5.3.1"
                     /inference="ab initio prediction:Prodigal:002006"
                     /inference="similar to AA sequence:UniProtKB:P40875"
                     /codon_start=1
                     /transl_table=11
                     /product="Sarcosine oxidase subunit beta"
                     /translation="MRYSALAIMRQVLNGHRGWTPAWRDPEPQSSYDFIVIGGGGHGLA
                     TAYYLAKEHNAAKVAVLEKGWIGGGNVGRNTTIIRANYLLDGNQPFYELSLKLWENLEQ
                     DLNYNAMVSQRGILNLCHTDAQRDAYRRRGNAMMFTGSGAELLDAEGVRAMYPFLNFDD
                     ARFPIKGGLLHRRGGTARHDGVAWGYARAADQRGVDIIQNCEVTGFRIENGKLLGVETT
                     RGYIGAKKVGVAVAGSSGRVMAQAGMRLPIESHVLQAFVTEGLKPVLDGVITYGAGHFY
                     VSQSDKGGLVFGGDIDGYNTYAQRGNLPVVEDVAEGGMSLMPMIGRARLLRMWGGVMDM
                     SMDGSPFIDHTGIEGLYFNGGWCYGGFKATPASGFCFAHLMATDRPHDVASAYRLDRFR
                     TGQMIDEKGVGAQPNLH"
     gene            complement(2499..3749)
                     /locus_tag="AF10_01493"
                     /gene="soxB_2"
     CDS             complement(3963..5207)
                     /locus_tag="AF10_01492"
                     /inference="ab initio prediction:Prodigal:002006"
                     /codon_start=1
                     /transl_table=11
                     /product="hypothetical protein"
                     /translation="MADGCACDRHADMYLTVEDALERGLSVADPVAETEILPLEQAIGR
                     VLAEDCASKVDMPAFDNSAMDGYAIRTGDLGDGPVFELPIAGRVAAGDCGDHDAPEGSA
                     LRIFTGAPVPPEFDAVLMQEDCDLLIDRIRFSRRPKPGQHIRRAGEDLCAGGPILRRGC
                     EIGPREMAALASAGYGEVLVFRKLKVTIFSTGSELRQPGEPLDPGQIYNSNRYMLLALL
                     QKPWIELIDRGPVVDDPTRLEQVLREACVASDLIVTTGGVSVGDEDHMPRLFSAIGGET
                     DVMKVAMKPGKPVMFGRRGRALYVGLPGNPVSAYVTWQIIGSQMMARRAGLCHRPQVPV
                     QAVLAEPVQRRAGRQEYRPVQIDGTSPRGLPNVRLMAPSYSGRVALLAQADGLAIIPAE
                     IEDLPAGHSIELLRF"
     gene            complement(3963..5207)
                     /locus_tag="AF10_01492"
     CDS             complement(5200..5547)
                     /locus_tag="AF10_01491"
                     /inference="ab initio prediction:Prodigal:002006"
                     /codon_start=1
                     /transl_table=11
                     /product="hypothetical protein"
                     /translation="MNTWLTLSAPIPAKDTEGFERMAGLPTVTSTFGMNSDCARVSELC
                     GQPEQDLSSVKEGDDGTGRAAHGRHNVGTLPVVADPSSDLEKFNDGLPNLDPDEQPGFA
                     GRLIFSEIQNG"
     gene            complement(5200..5547)
                     /locus_tag="AF10_01491"
     CDS             complement(5874..7304)
                     /gene="araE"
                     /locus_tag="AF10_01490"
                     /EC_number="1.2.1.26"
                     /inference="ab initio prediction:Prodigal:002006"
                     /inference="similar to AA sequence:UniProtKB:Q1JUP4"
                     /codon_start=1
                     /transl_table=11
                     /product="Alpha-ketoglutaric semialdehyde dehydrogenase 1"
                     /translation="MYPELRLFIGGTWRKTGRDIPVVNPATEEELGRLPCASAKDLDDA
                     LQAAVEGFRLWRRTSPRERADTILRAAALMRQRQEEIAHSITLEHGKPLKQARLEVIRG
                     AEFFEWDAGEAMRTYGRIIPAAQGHKFAVHHQPVGVVAAFSPWNFPMSQPARKIAGALA
                     SGCSVILKAAEETPAGALHIAKAFEDAGLPAGVLNLVFGEPSEISGHLIPQDPVRLVAF
                     TGSTTVGRHLTTLAARHDTRVLMELGGHAPVIVCEDTDVQSAAVSGAVRKMRNAGQVCT
                     SPTRFFAHESIFDAYAAGFVARAKATVVGNGLDATVEMGPTANDRRVPALSELVEDAVA
                     QGATLATGGSRLGERGYFFKPTVLLNVPKAARIMREEPFGPVAVINPVASLDEAIALAN
                     SVPYGLAGYAFTNRADYIDRLIDEVEVGNLSINTLEASMPETPFGGVKSSGYGREGGTE
                     GLENYMTVKNVWHSARIC"
     gene            complement(5874..7304)
                     /locus_tag="AF10_01490"
                     /gene="araE"
     CDS             complement(7386..8351)
                     /gene="gbpR"
                     /locus_tag="AF10_01489"
                     /inference="ab initio prediction:Prodigal:002006"
                     /inference="similar to AA sequence:UniProtKB:P52661"
                     /codon_start=1
                     /transl_table=11
                     /product="HTH-type transcriptional regulator GbpR"
                     /translation="MVGRHSRIVDRALTRLKLRQLRLLVAVGAHGNIQNAARELGISQP
                     AATKMIQDLELDFEVKLFTRTNRGVVPTVFGETLIRHGKLIFAQVSNAAQELDDLNEGN
                     SGRVVVGTLLAASTSLLPAAIELLLEDRPNVAVKISEGTNEVLMPRLLSGEIDMVVGRL
                     PSHRHRDKIRQEKLFEDRILAIVGPQHPLAERDAVTFAQTKPFGWILPPQETTLRRQAD
                     HFFVGQQQYVPPVAIESVSYLTNRALLQSRDLIGLMPAEVVVQDIENNHLAQLTWEVPF
                     GQGPIGVSFRADDDLSPAGRAFKTALHRAAQSRQTRYPPI"
     gene            complement(7386..8351)
                     /locus_tag="AF10_01489"
                     /gene="gbpR"
     CDS             complement(8354..9127)
                     /gene="nadX"
                     /locus_tag="AF10_01488"
                     /EC_number="1.4.1.21"
                     /inference="ab initio prediction:Prodigal:002006"
                     /inference="similar to AA sequence:UniProtKB:Q9X1X6"
                     /codon_start=1
                     /transl_table=11
                     /product="L-aspartate dehydrogenase"
                     /db_xref="COG:COG1712"
                     /translation="MKIAVIGTGAIAQFVQRMLPEHGHELAAILVRPHRVDPKSPKSIG
                     SVDDLPAGIEMVLDCAGHEALAGLGPDILARGLDIISVSAGALADQQVSDRLDRAARKG
                     GARLHLASGAIGGLDCLSAAAVGPLKSVTYVGRKPPAGWKGSLAEHSLDLGNITAAETH
                     FQGSAREAALAYPKNANVAAAVALAGVGFDNTQVRLIADPTIHKNIHEVEAEGDFGTFQ
                     FRISGTALPDNPRSSALAAMSVLSKLDQLCKPIVL"
     gene            complement(8354..9127)
                     /locus_tag="AF10_01488"
                     /gene="nadX"
     CDS             9274..10227
                     /gene="dapA_1"
                     /locus_tag="AF10_01487"
                     /EC_number="4.3.3.7"
                     /inference="ab initio prediction:Prodigal:002006"
                     /inference="protein motif:HAMAP:MF_00418"
                     /codon_start=1
                     /transl_table=11
                     /product="4-hydroxy-tetrahydrodipicolinate synthase"
                     /translation="MKYSKHDAKAYAREHMTGIWAAALNPFNDDLSLDESGLRANIRHW
                     IDDLDIQGLFVAGKQGEFFSMSIEERKRNFEIAVDECAGKAGVIVSVSDQNMNTALDLA
                     HHAQNCGADYIVLHAPVLSFVQDRGEVLYQYYKRFCDELDIGIAMWSHPDSGYLMQPEE
                     CARIADLPNIVAIKYSVPREMYVKLTHMVGDRIHVSTSAEHEWLDNILELDWKLYLCSS
                     PPYQLQSKVDQRMNEYTRLAFAGKADEARRVFDSLNPVRDAMKRARPAGKPTAFGKYWQ
                     ELLGQVGGRVRPPMLELTEAEKAIIRKAFEESGLRV"
     gene            9274..10227
                     /locus_tag="AF10_01487"
                     /gene="dapA_1"
     CDS             10333..10875
                     /gene="nbaC"
                     /locus_tag="AF10_01486"
                     /EC_number="1.13.11.6"
                     /inference="ab initio prediction:Prodigal:002006"
                     /inference="similar to AA sequence:UniProtKB:Q1LCS4"
                     /codon_start=1
                     /transl_table=11
                     /product="3-hydroxyanthranilate 3,4-dioxygenase"
                     /translation="MSKLKAFNFKAWIDEHRHLLKPPVGNRQVWEDADLMVTVVGGPNK
                     RTDYHDDPVEEFFYQLEGDMVLKIYDGEEFYDVPIREGEVFLLPPHVRHSPQRPQEGSI
                     GLVIEPKRQTGELDAIEWYCFECGSLVHRAEMQLKSIVDDLPPVYQKFYASEQDRTCPN
                     CQAVHPGKEPPEGWVTL"
     gene            10333..10875
                     /locus_tag="AF10_01486"
                     /gene="nbaC"
     CDS             10899..11873
                     /gene="dctP_2"
                     /locus_tag="AF10_01485"
                     /inference="ab initio prediction:Prodigal:002006"
                     /inference="similar to AA sequence:UniProtKB:Q5LSJ5"
                     /codon_start=1
                     /transl_table=11
                     /product="Solute-binding protein"
                     /db_xref="COG:COG1638"
                     /translation="MRHFAKIAASAAALALASVAAHAEEFRLGLITPPPHIWTKAAEAF
                     GAELNEASGGAHSVSVFPARQLGNEAEMLQQLQTGALDMAFMTVAEVSNRAPELGAFYA
                     PYLADDIGHAGRILRSDTAKSMLEPLPGQVGVVGLGYGMAGLRQIVSRGEVSSAEDLSG
                     LKLRITPFTPILDFYNAVGAAPTPMPLPAVYDALANGQVDAIDMDAELIWVLKYYEHAD
                     TIVQSDHMMFPMVGLISAKVWAGLSEEDRAIIAELMAKHVDSTIDAYVENDAKWLEQIE
                     GTGKAYKKVDASFFGDAIEEWNGIWSQKTSSLDALRQTAAETK"
     gene            10899..11873
                     /locus_tag="AF10_01485"
                     /gene="dctP_2"
     CDS             11937..12470
                     /locus_tag="AF10_01484"
                     /inference="ab initio prediction:Prodigal:002006"
                     /codon_start=1
                     /transl_table=11
                     /product="hypothetical protein"
                     /translation="MLYRLSAGLARVELWCAAFLAVCITVLILLNVVTRTAGNALFWVD
                     ELAIYAMVWMTFLGASSALHHRSSVSISIVSDNVPERAKPLIRKGVDVVVFAFSLAMLW
                     FCWRWFLPLDIASSGFDVAAFQGQTFNFIYAEPTLTLGLPKYLFWLVMWLFAVGATLHS
                     TMHLLSAPGKGAQP"
     gene            11937..12470
                     /locus_tag="AF10_01484"
     CDS             12467..13726
                     /gene="siaM_1"
                     /locus_tag="AF10_01483"
                     /inference="ab initio prediction:Prodigal:002006"
                     /inference="similar to AA sequence:UniProtKB:Q9KR66"
                     /codon_start=1
                     /transl_table=11
                     /product="Sialic acid TRAP transporter large permease
                     protein SiaM"
                     /db_xref="COG:COG1593"
                     /translation="MSPIVFLATLLLSVPVAIVLAITAIWYIWESGNTVLYDSFAQKMF
                     GGLENYGLLAIPLFMLTGELMNEGGMTRRLVALARVFVGGFRGGLAYINLLANMFMAAI
                     IGSATAQIAVMSRAMVPAMEEEGYDKGFAAATTAAGGLLAPVIPPSMMFVIFGVLAQIP
                     IGDMFIAGILPGLILAGAFASVITLIGWWQSFPKGHWMTRAEAVQALISAAPALLIPMS
                     IIGGILFGIATPTESAAIASLIAFLVGWLVYGDLKPSNLAQMFKRTAANASMILFMIAA
                     ASVFGWVIIYEEIPQQLAGLITSVTSDPFVFLLIVNLALLLVGMVIDGIAAIILITPIL
                     LPIATGSYDISPYQFGIVACLNLVLGLLTPPVGIGLYIASSMSGTSPGSILKSLWPFLI
                     AVTLVLLLLSYYPSLSTLLI"
     gene            12467..13726
                     /locus_tag="AF10_01483"
                     /gene="siaM_1"
     CDS             13847..14395
                     /gene="resA"
                     /locus_tag="AF10_01482"
                     /inference="ab initio prediction:Prodigal:002006"
                     /inference="protein motif:HAMAP:MF_01319"
                     /codon_start=1
                     /transl_table=11
                     /product="Thiol-disulfide oxidoreductase ResA"
                     /translation="MLLDTPICDFGWEAPDFTLKDPNGQAFKMSDHLQNGLLIAFICNH
                     CPYVKTITDRLAQDTDLLMSKGIGVLAVMSNDYRDYAEDSPPNMLEFARQNGFNFPYLV
                     DEDQSVGKAYGAVCTPDFFGLNADGKLQYRGRLDNLGRGQTGKREPELVNAMLQIAETG
                     QGPQDQIPSMGCSIKWTRG"
     gene            13847..14395
                     /locus_tag="AF10_01482"
                     /gene="resA"
     CDS             14399..14776
                     /locus_tag="AF10_01481"
                     /inference="ab initio prediction:Prodigal:002006"
                     /codon_start=1
                     /transl_table=11
                     /product="hypothetical protein"
                     /translation="MEITSLDHVNLRTTRLDEMIDWYCNLLGMRVGPRPPFPFPGAWLY
                     VEENAFVHLVGVEAEATGSDADLKLEHFAFSATGLDRFEAHLKTNGVSYRRVELTAIDT
                     VQLNVWDPDGNHIHIDFRTDE"
     gene            14399..14776
                     /locus_tag="AF10_01481"
     CDS             14968..18288
                     /locus_tag="AF10_01480"
                     /inference="ab initio prediction:Prodigal:002006"
                     /codon_start=1
                     /transl_table=11
                     /product="hypothetical protein"
                     /translation="MADIDEWLIRNGLSKYVDAFSRHEVELGDLPELSDDDLVTIGLPL
                     GPRRRFLKAIRDETGQAAGSHRAHQEPNIIAERRQLTVMFIDLVGSTAISQKLDPEDLA
                     EVLRLFKETCAAAVAAFDGHIASYYGDGIMVFFGFPHAHEDDPERAIHAGLRIVREIPE
                     LRTHAHLEVRIGIATGLVVVGDLRGEKMFEDGTAMGETPNLAARLQSMADPGTMIVAPT
                     TRELAGDAFEYVRRGTFQLKGFAKEVEAWQVTGTRQTLSRFLAADDARMSSLVGRAQEH
                     ETLQSKWKLARQGQGQVVLVSGEAGIGKSRLIEELRRTIPDAKHRQLRFQCSPFHDASA
                     LYPIIRQLENAAELRAGDSADKKLNKINGVLGDPSEGSLKLAAALLSVPFEDRLGPLDL
                     TPEQIMKQTLDMLVNHVIGMAQETPTLLLFEDAHWIDPTTKTLLDQLVTRIEDARLLMV
                     MSYRTGFDPGWPQSRNLMHVALQQLDFAQVKEIVNDVAKGKTVPDEVHHLIAARSNGVP
                     LFVEEVTKDLLESDLLTERADAYTIDRSTPSATVPKTLHDALMARLDRLSSAKEVAQIG
                     AVIGPQFSYPMIASVSRFDERALRSGLDLLVDAGIVIVSDSEPEETFSYRHALIRDTAY
                     NSLLKRERRTLHARVVQALNSASLHENSAGPEILAHHYTMADMPDEAIEHWYLAGQRAV
                     ERSAGIEAATQLGRALALLEQQEDSVDRDRMETKIQTLRAGVLRSTAGIAADETGAVYA
                     RIRDLCNRLGETEQLFPVLNGLYAYHLVRGEYDLAKDVAAQLLDLSKLTDETHHIMIAH
                     RAMGAVLLHIGQQDAAYAHLRQALHLYDPQQHSRLAYVYGTDHAAITSCFLSMTVWLRG
                     EPDRALEIQHQAISAAQKLNHAHSLAQTLTYLCMLHLLRREPEQVYDVAARLEELATKH
                     TFPFMTLTANVWRCWADAQIKPGPETIRAMRDASEAWWASGAGNYKPVFLTALAEASLK
                     ANDPKAAQRLLDEAREQQVLTNEAWAQPETDRIQALVRSMGTAADDLFTEALETARKQQ
                     ARMFELRTAVDYVQTCDRFGCSPASPPDLGKILAMIVGGAQTRDVARAMSLLNQSKVS"
     gene            14968..18288
                     /locus_tag="AF10_01480"
     CDS             complement(18374..19405)
                     /gene="cuyA_1"
                     /locus_tag="AF10_01479"
                     /EC_number="4.4.1.25"
                     /inference="ab initio prediction:Prodigal:002006"
                     /inference="similar to AA sequence:UniProtKB:A3SQG3"
                     /codon_start=1
                     /transl_table=11
                     /product="L-cysteate sulfo-lyase"
                     /db_xref="COG:COG2515"
                     /translation="MKMKGTWSMIDVALSNYPRARLMTSVTPVERLERLSDQLGLDLWI
                     KRDDLTGLSFGGNKTRQLEFYMGEALRQRADTILITGAVQSNFVRTAAAAAAKLGMSSV
                     LQLEDRVTNMGEYYHRSGNVLLAQLLGAEHIGYPRGEDEAGADGALHERAEDLVAMGRK
                     PYVIHLGIDHPPLGALGYVAGAAELHTQISDFDAAVVPSGSGATHGGFLAGLRLVGQSA
                     PVYGICVRRDQNQQHARLQKVLRRLATMMGFDPALVMEDICTWDGALAPGYGRVGRATR
                     EALTLMARSEGIFLDPVYSAKTFAGLLGLLEQGIIKKGQKVVLLHTGGQPALFGYQDEL
                     QPS"
     gene            complement(18374..19405)
                     /locus_tag="AF10_01479"
                     /gene="cuyA_1"
     CDS             complement(19587..20279)
                     /gene="fixK_1"
                     /locus_tag="AF10_01478"
                     /inference="ab initio prediction:Prodigal:002006"
                     /inference="similar to AA sequence:UniProtKB:P26488"
                     /codon_start=1
                     /transl_table=11
                     /product="Nitrogen fixation regulation protein FixK"
                     /db_xref="COG:COG0664"
                     /translation="MSHEAQKAIARQSLLLRSLPDQHVDTLLRQAIWRQYDRGETIFLQ
                     EEEAKAVHVVLAGWVKLFRISPTGAEAVVSVFTRGESFGEAVALRNVPYPVSAEAVSAC
                     EVMHIPSPVLLSLMKEDPEIGVSILAATFTHLHALVAQLEQLKAQTGAQRVAEFLLNLC
                     DRESGRCEVELPYDKMLIAGRLGMKPESLSRAFSRLKPIGVKINRNHADIADMDDLRNY
                     AESDTSER"
     gene            complement(19587..20279)
                     /locus_tag="AF10_01478"
                     /gene="fixK_1"
     CDS             20467..21690
                     /gene="hemA_2"
                     /locus_tag="AF10_01477"
                     /EC_number="2.3.1.37"
                     /inference="ab initio prediction:Prodigal:002006"
                     /inference="similar to AA sequence:UniProtKB:P18079"
                     /codon_start=1
                     /transl_table=11
                     /product="5-aminolevulinate synthase"
                     /db_xref="COG:COG0156"
                     /translation="MDFERFFSQSLDALKDEGNYRVFIDLQRRCGAFPNARQTDGSIQR
                     DVRIWCSNDYLGMGQHPAVINAMHDALERCGAGAGGTRNISGTTHDHVLLEAELADLHG
                     KEAALLFTSGYVSNWAALGTLAAKIPGLIVFSDALNHASMIEGIRHSRAQKVIWKHNDL
                     ADLETKLAAADPDAPKMIAFESVYSMDGDIAPIKEICDLAEKYGAMTYLDEVHAVGLYG
                     PRGGGIAEREGLMDRLTVIEGTLGKAFGVVGGYIAASAALCDFVRSFASGFIFTTALPP
                     SIAAGAAASIRHLKQSSAERDLQKARVDQVRARLDAEGIPHLPNPSHIIPVMVGDPLKC
                     KFISDTLLEEFGIYIQPINYPTVPKGTERLRITPSPVHTDEDIDHLVGALSALWQRCQI
                     ARIPQAAQ"
     gene            20467..21690
                     /locus_tag="AF10_01477"
                     /gene="hemA_2"
     CDS             complement(21744..22031)
                     /locus_tag="AF10_01476"
                     /inference="ab initio prediction:Prodigal:002006"
                     /codon_start=1
                     /transl_table=11
                     /product="hypothetical protein"
                     /translation="MPQPSSLTNSSRQRSPNSLTQAWLGLLALSVGSALLTLIGAPTAI
                     IAGGILLLALIKARVILKHYLDLENSQSWLRGFTMVLTGFSVVIFALYLI"
     gene            complement(21744..22031)
                     /locus_tag="AF10_01476"
     CDS             complement(22036..22584)
                     /gene="ctaE_1"
                     /locus_tag="AF10_01475"
                     /EC_number="1.9.3.1"
                     /inference="ab initio prediction:Prodigal:002006"
                     /inference="similar to AA sequence:UniProtKB:Q9AEL8"
                     /codon_start=1
                     /transl_table=11
                     /product="Cytochrome c oxidase subunit 3"
                     /db_xref="COG:COG1845"
                     /translation="MSDAPLIDELPGEFLMWVLIISELLVFGAGMIAFMGVRLTDPAGF
                     AEAQSHLHRTGAALNTAVLVTSGYLAAQALHWRRSMQRLRARLALIFAALLGVVFLIIK
                     GTEYADKASQGIGYETHPFFLFYYMLTGFHAAHVLAGVGILLLVSWRDDPSNVEAGAQF
                     WHMVDLVWIMLFPVIYLLG"
     gene            complement(22036..22584)
                     /locus_tag="AF10_01475"
                     /gene="ctaE_1"
     CDS             complement(22581..24503)
                     /locus_tag="AF10_01474"
                     /inference="ab initio prediction:Prodigal:002006"
                     /codon_start=1
                     /transl_table=11
                     /product="hypothetical protein"
                     /translation="MVRIDFEPWEPEETIGKLWHTLASRLDAPQVHVGAAVDLSEVAGR
                     LAVLFRGLGGSPGVELRPVSPEVSRHRLSWRRKLATEVELMPRASFDGEILRLPDRLAV
                     FPAREANGALYVWLAAAAAHAGTRIDEEDPLRADLRALIAARHMVEATLDDAPGLRPLY
                     TELCKGVLYQRDIPSLPPAEAAVEELIRHMLGDPKPLSGQAEHLLALDDDLIAPRGYQP
                     LRPVPLWPELRAVGFSEHNEVENPDTEGPPEESGEKTHRARRRKSDQAERSDSFILHKF
                     EAILSWAEFLNINRRIDDDDPDNAKKAADDQEEIGLGQISKAPPTRLKLHLDLAPEDVN
                     RERLSGRILYPEWDVRTGQYLPDHVNVLLSDADIRDDAAEFGKDPATARRIRAVKRQFE
                     ALRPGRVMTRGHLDGDQLDMEAAVRAQVDRCANGEGTERVWMQSRPEARDLAVSILLDV
                     SRSTESAVTGRAVIDIEREALAALAWGLNACGDDFAIHAFSSLKRQRVYVQRCKRFDEP
                     MGTKVEQRIASLRPGHYTRLGAAIRHCSADLASQSRKRRLLLVITDGKPNDLDHYEGRH
                     GIEDTCMAIREARRAGQSVFGVTIDKTGKSWFPRMFGQGGFAVIPDPHRLTMALPQIYR
                     QLVGG"
     gene            complement(22581..24503)
                     /locus_tag="AF10_01474"
     CDS             complement(24512..25321)
                     /gene="nirQ"
                     /locus_tag="AF10_01473"
                     /inference="ab initio prediction:Prodigal:002006"
                     /inference="similar to AA sequence:UniProtKB:Q02441"
                     /codon_start=1
                     /transl_table=11
                     /product="Denitrification regulatory protein NirQ"
                     /db_xref="COG:COG0714"
                     /translation="MDGSMNLKEGAANAPFYLPQGDECDVFNAAYKNDLPVLLKGPTGC
                     GKTRFVAHMAAKLGRPLYTVACHDDLAAADLIGRYLLKGGETVWVDGPLTRAVREGAIC
                     YLDEVVEARKDVTVVLHPLTDDRRILPIDRTGEELEAAPGFMLVASYNPGYQNILKTLK
                     PSTRQRFISLEFDFPSPQMEAEVVAQESGLPLERCKPLVRLAGKLRGLKGQDLEEGVST
                     RLVVYAATLIAQGMSTDRAILAAMIEPLTDDEDIKRGLLDLVTAVFG"
     gene            complement(24512..25321)
                     /locus_tag="AF10_01473"
                     /gene="nirQ"
     CDS             complement(25327..26694)
                     /gene="norB"
                     /locus_tag="AF10_01472"
                     /EC_number="1.7.2.5"
                     /inference="ab initio prediction:Prodigal:002006"
                     /inference="similar to AA sequence:UniProtKB:P98008"
                     /codon_start=1
                     /transl_table=11
                     /product="Nitric oxide reductase subunit B"
                     /translation="MKYESQKIAYAYFAVAMALFAIQVIGGLLAGFIYVFPNFLSELLP
                     FNIVRMLHTNSLIVWLILGFFGAAYFLIPEEAEREIHSPKLAYLQLIILVVGTLGVVVT
                     YVFNLFEGNWLLGKEGREFLEQPKWVKAGIVVAALIFLYNVSMTVLKGKKTAITNILLL
                     GLWGLALLFLFAFYNPGNLSLDKQYWWYVVHLWVEGVWELIMASILAYLMLKLTGVDRE
                     VVEKWLYVIVAAALFSGILGTGHHYYWIGTPAYWQWIGSIFSSLEVIPFFAMMAFAFVM
                     VWKGRRDHPNKAALLWSLGCATLAFFGAGVWGFLHTLHGVNYYTHGTQITAAHGHLAFY
                     GAYVCLNLAIFSYAMPILKNRDPYNQVLNMGSFWLMTSGMVFMTFVLTFGGTVQTHMQR
                     VVGDYFMDVQDQIAIFYWMRLGSGLVVVLGALLFIYSIWVPRKEVIEPGAAETPAE"
     gene            complement(25327..26694)
                     /locus_tag="AF10_01472"
                     /gene="norB"
     CDS             complement(26711..27160)
                     /gene="norC"
                     /locus_tag="AF10_01471"
                     /inference="ab initio prediction:Prodigal:002006"
                     /inference="similar to AA sequence:UniProtKB:Q52527"
                     /codon_start=1
                     /transl_table=11
                     /product="Nitric oxide reductase subunit C"
                     /db_xref="COG:COG2010"
                     /translation="MRDVMTKSMARNIFYGGSLFFILIFLALSAHSHWYIVNSENAAKL
                     DDSVVRGKHVWEKHACVNCHSILGEGAYFAPEVGNVMTRWGVLDDPESAFESLKGWMEA
                     QPTGIPGRRQMPNFNLSDEELRDLTNFLIWTDNIDAQGWPPNEAG"
     gene            complement(26711..27160)
                     /locus_tag="AF10_01471"
                     /gene="norC"
     CDS             27428..28540
                     /locus_tag="AF10_01470"
                     /inference="ab initio prediction:Prodigal:002006"
                     /codon_start=1
                     /transl_table=11
                     /product="hypothetical protein"
                     /translation="MANYSYIGYTPGVITVNTIGPDTVTLDVNFDPDTDRRLFSVTDAA
                     GGFIQNGGGPPIVDTGDVFNGDRFDNEDGDDLTQTGTITTLDGSTTFLSGPIYLEESYI
                     LSKPGGGTITVYRVEVAGTLGGYITSEPLVPGTTYSMNIVNVTPTNAPDTTDPTTIIDV
                     PCFVAGTLIMTPKGPRTIEDLKVGNAVVTADNGLQHIRWIGTRHLDQAALRARPRLKPI
                     RIQAGSLGDHLPQRDLFVSPQHRMLVRSPIAVRMFDAEEVLVPAHILVGVPGISIADDT
                     CAVTYVHLLFDRHEIIYAEGAPSESLLTGAQALSSVHPDARAEILELFPELDQCNYVPL
                     AARRIPEKGKRARALVHRHIKNERPLIAKR"
     gene            27428..28540
                     /locus_tag="AF10_01470"
     CDS             complement(28559..29755)
                     /locus_tag="AF10_01469"
                     /inference="ab initio prediction:Prodigal:002006"
                     /codon_start=1
                     /transl_table=11
                     /product="hypothetical protein"
                     /translation="MTAVIARVFSEGFRVFFLSAGLYGMFAGVAWGVWLASLDGLMPYM
                     EQSYAMPPVMWHAHEMIFGYATAALGGFFLTAVPNWTGAPEARARFITLVALIWMAGRL
                     AVWFSGVLPPLFVAVVDLSFVPILALKIASQLVRRPKPQNMVFLYLLVLMLASNVMVHL
                     EWMGVTVDTLNTGIRAGLLTLCSMIAILGGRITPAFTRNAMKRAGQPEASWPVSVARLD
                     RATMILALLLPLLVLALDVGPVAGAVALVMGSVQLMRMARWRTGWALRQPILIALHLGL
                     GMLALGLILWGLAAIGMGNEIGALHVLGIGCVGGMTLAVMSRAALGHSGRPLVAPKPMA
                     IAYGLMAVAALVRWLGSDMTGGYMTAMLTADGFWIAAMGLYLFAMWPALTGPRAVQQS"
     gene            complement(28559..29755)
                     /locus_tag="AF10_01469"
     CDS             30001..31677
                     /gene="nirS_2"
                     /locus_tag="AF10_01468"
                     /EC_number="1.7.2.1"
                     /inference="ab initio prediction:Prodigal:002006"
                     /inference="similar to AA sequence:UniProtKB:P24040"
                     /codon_start=1
                     /transl_table=11
                     /product="Nitrite reductase"
                     /translation="MSLGISYNKPGRAFGVGLAMLLGSVAAPTFAEEPTLSEEAFESSK
                     QLYFEQCAGCHGVLRKGATGKNLEPHWKKTAADGTVTEGGTLQLGQERLEKIIAWGTEG
                     GMNNFSDIMTEQEIKDMATYIMMEPPKPPEMSLEQMMATRKVYVEEEDYPTEPLHGRNW
                     ENFFVVIERDVGKVAVIDGDTKEVLTHIPTGYAVHVLKASEHHSLEEPEQPGRFWYTMG
                     RDGKMTKIDLWQTPDKMLVSEVKIAYDARDVAVSGDGKYVIGGGYWPPHFAIVDAQTME
                     PVKVVSTRGVNVDGEYVEEARVAAIYTTPNEPTWIVAVKELGQLWQVDYTDLDNLRIDK
                     IDSAKFLHDGFFDPTGRYFQIAANASNKMVVVDTETHKLEAMIDTAALPHPGPGANWVD
                     PNCGPVAGTTHLGVGTVTVWGNDPENRPDDAWKICYEVETDGPGLFVRTHPNSDYIWAD
                     QTKHPEPEIQQSVQVISKETGEIVKTIQITEDEGSAAVHFEFNADGTEVWVSKWNLSDS
                     KEPNGQIVIFDAKTLEEIGRIEGLYAPTGKFNVYNRSNHVT"
     gene            30001..31677
                     /locus_tag="AF10_01468"
                     /gene="nirS_2"
     CDS             31802..33586
                     /locus_tag="AF10_01467"
                     /inference="ab initio prediction:Prodigal:002006"
                     /codon_start=1
                     /transl_table=11
                     /product="hypothetical protein"
                     /translation="MTSEPEKKKPIWRRYFLWGMPVAGIAGAFAAGIIFWGGFNTAMEA
                     TNTKEFCISCHEMRDFVYEEYTGTIHDVNRSGVGAVCSDCHVPKDWTHKMIRKIKASKE
                     LYGKMVGTINTREKFEAKRVHLAMNEWERMKATDSRECRNCHDFESMMPEFQKPRARQQ
                     HLNAMTVGQTCIDCHKGIAHSDARDRADEEYLEKLEAPNPDFIRPIPPEYLASLEKIEA
                     KEAAEAEAEKAAKKAQQEAVQAQIAAAVDAALEEERAKTSGEDAAAPSGGASDVGSNID
                     WNAVAAADLKLFYPGQASFEWVQNGKFHGGARPLTKGGDQCTTCHAKELDTIGNKIVAG
                     GDLEPTPIPGKRGVIDATVQAAHDDENLYIRLQWPDAGHNPAPFVDGGKMDPDNQIKVA
                     MMITGTGIELGDQVGCWASCHADNTYMPFAPEADAIAANADVTGRLNATDTVTKYISES
                     RTDVEIKGRRGKALGGWDKLKAEEQIEQYLADGTYLDLMRVYADGSATNGYLLEQRVVN
                     DGEIAASAELSGGMWTVVFTRPLNSGAPGDVPLEAGKTYTVGFAIHDDFTAARFHHVTL
                     NTSLALDDDSAFINVVKQ"
     gene            31802..33586
                     /locus_tag="AF10_01467"
     CDS             33642..34043
                     /gene="petE"
                     /locus_tag="AF10_01466"
                     /inference="ab initio prediction:Prodigal:002006"
                     /inference="protein motif:HAMAP:MF_00566"
                     /codon_start=1
                     /transl_table=11
                     /product="Plastocyanin"
                     /translation="MKPLRLLPALLLLAAPAWADETAEICAEAEERYVELFGQPSSAVE
                     DAEVVLMYKYNFCPSELTVKAGTTVRWVNVDKRTSHSVLLKDGSQPESDRLFPEESVEL
                     TFLTPGPQDYLCGPHWETQNMIGMITVEP"
     gene            33642..34043
                     /locus_tag="AF10_01466"
                     /gene="petE"
     CDS             34242..35003
                     /gene="sumT_3"
                     /locus_tag="AF10_01465"
                     /EC_number="2.1.1.107"
                     /inference="ab initio prediction:Prodigal:002006"
                     /inference="similar to AA sequence:UniProtKB:O34744"
                     /codon_start=1
                     /transl_table=11
                     /product="Uroporphyrinogen-III C-methyltransferase"
                     /db_xref="COG:COG0007"
                     /translation="MSGKVFLIGAGPGDPELMTLRALRMLQEADVVVYDRLVSADILNL
                     HAEGARLIPVGKAPKCHTVPQDRINEILLEEASAGHTVARLKGGDPMIFGRGSEEAAYL
                     MARGVAVEYAPGITAAQGASCSTGVPLTHRGLATSVQYVTGHRQADKVLDLDWKRLADP
                     DSTLVVYMGVANIGQIAMGLMTENLPGSTPVLAVGKATTPDERRLVSRLDQLATDVRAA
                     DLKAPTLFIIGKVVSLYAERPVAELLEQAHG"
     gene            34242..35003
                     /locus_tag="AF10_01465"
                     /gene="sumT_3"
     CDS             34957..35379
                     /locus_tag="AF10_01464"
                     /inference="ab initio prediction:Prodigal:002006"
                     /codon_start=1
                     /transl_table=11
                     /product="hypothetical protein"
                     /translation="MPNGLWPSFWNRPMAKLGRRDQGIVQTCTDRSPGRSGWAARTCLT
                     IAVLAATSAFAADVIDPDTLKRLVHQDCGSCHGLSLKGGLGPDLRSETLEHYDADVLTS
                     VILDGIPDTAMPPWRPLISEEEAEWIARYLLEQEAQ"
     gene            34957..35379
                     /locus_tag="AF10_01464"
     CDS             35376..36521
                     /locus_tag="AF10_01463"
                     /inference="ab initio prediction:Prodigal:002006"
                     /codon_start=1
                     /transl_table=11
                     /product="hypothetical protein"
                     /translation="MKHFILGLAATLMITTAQAEPTATGDLGLVIERAKGSVLLVDQSD
                     RAALARIEGLGDLSHASLVYSPDERFAYVFGRDGGLTKIDIVTRQIVNRVVQAGNAIGG
                     AISDDGKLVAVSNYEPGGVRVFNADTLEMVADIPTDSKTIGLVDAPGRRFVFTMWDTGE
                     TWIADFAKGTPEITKIPDMGKNPYDALITANGRTYITGLFGEDGLTALDLWAETPEPIR
                     VLPDYGRGQEEMPVYKMPHLEGWALTGREFVLPAVGHHEVLWIDADTLTETGRTKTHGQ
                     PVFAMARPDGRQVWVNFAHPLNDTIQVIDSVSKQIIHEFKPGPAVLHMEFTPRGHEVWI
                     SVRDANKVMVYDTHSFEKLREIDADSPSGIFFTARAHRTGL"
     gene            35376..36521
                     /locus_tag="AF10_01463"
     CDS             36525..37514
                     /locus_tag="AF10_01462"
                     /inference="ab initio prediction:Prodigal:002006"
                     /codon_start=1
                     /transl_table=11
                     /product="hypothetical protein"
                     /translation="MRHITDPIDRRLLDEFQRDFPITERPFQMLGNALGLDEAEVIHRL
                     SRMRATGRITRVGATITPGAVTASTLAAVAAPEDRLEEVAALIDAEPGVNHNYQREDAW
                     NLWFVATGPDRTHVNDTLARISRSTGLQVLDLRLVRPFNVDLGFRMTGGVKNVPTARKV
                     DASVMREGDRCLLQSLSSGLSLVSEPYAALARSLKRDVTDVMERVEALHAAGIISRLGV
                     IVRHRALGWSANAMVVWDLPAEQIETAGPALAAFPGVTLCYERNPVPDVWPYRLYSMIH
                     ARTRNEALDVLAGAIALPELAGARNKVLFSTRCFKQTGALIQAKEVAA"
     gene            36525..37514
                     /locus_tag="AF10_01462"
     CDS             37511..37960
                     /locus_tag="AF10_01461"
                     /inference="ab initio prediction:Prodigal:002006"
                     /codon_start=1
                     /transl_table=11
                     /product="hypothetical protein"
                     /translation="MTLDQTDRAILNRMQEDLPLTSRPYATVATELGLSEAELLSRLSR
                     MKNDRVITRFGPFFDAAAMGGAFCLCAMAVPDEEFETVLTKVNAHPEVAHNYERTHRLN
                     MWFVLATETPEGIEATADAIERETGIRVLRFPKLQEFFIGFRVAA"
     gene            37511..37960
                     /locus_tag="AF10_01461"
     CDS             37957..38439
                     /locus_tag="AF10_01460"
                     /inference="ab initio prediction:Prodigal:002006"
                     /codon_start=1
                     /transl_table=11
                     /product="hypothetical protein"
                     /translation="MIDATDRQIIESLQGGLPLVVAPYAQVAADLGLSEATLLDRLAAL
                     KARGVIRRIAAAPNHYKLGMTSNGMTVWDVQDDLITELGAHIGALPFVTHCYERPRALP
                     DWPYNLFAMVHGSSRDEVEDKRGQIAAILGSACCGSDILYSTRILKKTGLRLKQKG"
     gene            37957..38439
                     /locus_tag="AF10_01460"
     CDS             38443..39657
                     /gene="pqqE_1"
                     /locus_tag="AF10_01459"
                     /EC_number="1.21.98.4"
                     /inference="ab initio prediction:Prodigal:002006"
                     /inference="similar to AA sequence:UniProtKB:P71517"
                     /codon_start=1
                     /transl_table=11
                     /product="PqqA peptide cyclase"
                     /db_xref="COG:COG0535"
                     /translation="MFRLTEYMHQLVKPTPVRKRRPGPVKPVVIWNLTRRCNLKCRHCY
                     TVSADVAFPGELSHEQAMVTLEDLGQFRVPALILSGGEPLDRFDFFDIAKRARDLVPML
                     ALSTNGTRIYDETADMIADVGFNYVGISLDGIGATNDWFRGVEGAFADALRGVRECKKR
                     GIKVGLRFCLTEGTQHHLPDLLSLCDDEGVDKFYLSHLVYAGRGDKNRGEDAAHQRTRK
                     GLDLLLERAWEAASGGRPLDIVTGNNDADAGYFLNWIRTHFDAEKAAHVRAHLAAWGGN
                     SSGLGVANIDNLGRVHPDTYWSDYTVGNVKTKSFSELWTGDDPMLAMLRTRPRPLKGRC
                     GACELKDVCGGNTRIRALQLTGDPWAEDPACYLSNQEIGVDDAGERLQVTPFRGKSHDP
                     AHQFF"
     gene            38443..39657
                     /locus_tag="AF10_01459"
                     /gene="pqqE_1"
     CDS             39632..41185
                     /gene="nirS_1"
                     /locus_tag="AF10_01458"
                     /EC_number="1.7.2.1"
                     /inference="ab initio prediction:Prodigal:002006"
                     /inference="similar to AA sequence:UniProtKB:P24474"
                     /codon_start=1
                     /transl_table=11
                     /product="Nitrite reductase"
                     /db_xref="COG:COG2010"
                     /translation="MIRRISSFKTLTFGTLCSVLLAGTAWADAQSDYAEHCASCHGENR
                     LGGVGPALIPETLKRMRGPRVAAVIAEGRAATQMPAFSHELDALQIEELAGWLKSPLES
                     DPEWGEAQILASRTLDEEYVPVDAPVWDSDPMNITLVVETGDHHVSVLDGDTFEVLDRF
                     ETPFAVHGGPKFSPDGRYVFIMSRDGWVQKYDIWALKQVGRVRAGLNSRNIAMSGDGKW
                     VAVANYLPNSLTVLSTEDLSVAKVIEVKSKKGLPSRVSAVYQAPPRESFVLALKDVPEI
                     WEVFYGANPPQSGLGHDFRIEGQFKNPDPFPVRKITTADYLDDFFFDQSYEYVMGASRD
                     GKGGQVIDLVIGHKVADLDLPGMPHLGSGITWKHGDTTVMATPHLTDGAVSVIDMESWE
                     TVKRIKTEGPGFFMRSHENSPYVWADVFFGPNKDAMHVIDKQSLEIVKTLRPAPGKTVA
                     HVEFTRDGSHALVSIWEDDGAVIVYDAQTLEEIRRLPMRKPSGKYNVWNKITFSEGTSH
                     "
     gene            39632..41185
                     /locus_tag="AF10_01458"
                     /gene="nirS_1"
     CDS             41142..41405
                     /locus_tag="AF10_01457"
                     /inference="ab initio prediction:Prodigal:002006"
                     /codon_start=1
                     /transl_table=11
                     /product="hypothetical protein"
                     /translation="MSGTRSPSRKEPATEGKWPVWKLAILLYPATALTVAINLFLLGLI
                     LHSVGFGAIEPVPAILWSIPLGIPAAWLAGRWLRGLMDEADG"
     gene            41142..41405
                     /locus_tag="AF10_01457"
     CDS             41495..41959
                     /locus_tag="AF10_01456"
                     /inference="ab initio prediction:Prodigal:002006"
                     /codon_start=1
                     /transl_table=11
                     /product="hypothetical protein"
                     /translation="MPTVRPPHSLFDRVSRAVCGLVGIFLLLLQMLGPVLASPGDSMWI
                     EICSEAGAVWVEVDLEEGTDDPTAPCPKCADCALCAVTTAAPLPDLPLLMQSENVRTVP
                     AAIGDLCILYNSRRLWPETRGPPFATQEESERALRASVASTLATGGAPWS"
     gene            41495..41959
                     /locus_tag="AF10_01456"
     CDS             41950..44127
                     /locus_tag="AF10_01455"
                     /inference="ab initio prediction:Prodigal:002006"
                     /codon_start=1
                     /transl_table=11
                     /product="hypothetical protein"
                     /translation="MVVSRAIHFLLAFTLSCLMAISAHADSLASFLPDIEPADLAPGAD
                     AFGPVRDDVKVAPVLKGGEIIAWAFLTSDFVGTTGYSGKPIHVVAAIDNDAVLTGVQLV
                     KHSEPIVLIGIPNSRMVELTEGYAGLDLKVEAETGGEGHDLDIISGATVTIMVIDDSLV
                     RGGIKVARALGLGGLSPLQADGPKREVDMAQNAVHDWSTLSGDGSIRRLTLDVGQVNAA
                     FEATGDQRAIKRPEPGEPDDTFIDMHMALVSVPSIGKSLLGDAEYQNLVNWLDEGEQAI
                     LVLGRGAYSFKGSGYVRGGIFDRIQLIQGDNSVRFFDKQQVRLGKVAAPDAPSFTELDI
                     FKIPADAEFDPTEPFRLQLLVQRAVGAVEKTFLTFDLGYKLPDRYLLPVAASKVVEDAT
                     GEAAAKAALWQRIWKDRTVEIAVLGVMLLVLTATFFFQFHATMNARVFYWFRIGYLTMT
                     LFFIGWYANAQLSVVNLMALAGSLRTGFSWDAFLLDPLVFIQWFAVAAALLFWGRGAYC
                     GWLCPFGALQELTNKIARAFKVPQWTLPWGLNERLWPAKYMIFLGLFGLSFVSIPLAEK
                     YAEVEPFKTAIILKFMRDWPFVVFALALLGIGLFIERFYCRYLCPLGGALAIPARIRMF
                     DWLRRYKDCGTPCQTCANECPVQAIHPTGEINPNECVTCLHCQVLYQSEDKCPVVIRQL
                     KRRAKTGSVQMKTPLGQPPANHPNAKPQSVS"
     gene            41950..44127
                     /locus_tag="AF10_01455"
     CDS             44142..46049
                     /gene="nosZ"
                     /locus_tag="AF10_01454"
                     /EC_number="1.7.2.4"
                     /inference="ab initio prediction:Prodigal:002006"
                     /inference="similar to AA sequence:UniProtKB:P94127"
                     /codon_start=1
                     /transl_table=11
                     /product="Nitrous-oxide reductase"
                     /translation="MSEHDNKLTVTRRGMLGATATGAVLAGTGLGSTLMTAKQASAAAN
                     ANLEPGELDEYYGFWSSGQTGELRILGFPSMRELMRVPVFNRCSATGWGQTNESLKIMT
                     EGLLPETKEFLAKRGMKTYDNGDLHHPHMSFTDGTYDGRYLFMNDKANTRVARVRCDVM
                     KCDKITEIPNAKAIHGLRPQKFPRTGYVFANGEDETPLVNDGSVLDDPSQYVNIFTALD
                     GDTMEVAWQVIVSGNLDNTDCDYQGKYAFSTSYNSEMGMNLAEMTENELDHVVVFNIAE
                     IEKGIEAGDYQELKGVKVLDGRKGQNKKYTRYIPIPNSPHGINTAPDGKHVCINGKLSP
                     TVSIMDVTKLDALFESDADPRSCIVGEPQLGLGPLHTAYDGQGNAFTTLFLDSQIVKWN
                     IDKAIRAYNGEDVDPIISKVDVHYQPGHNSTSMGETKDADGKWLISMNKFSKDRFLNVG
                     PLKPENEQLIDISSDEMKVVHDGPTFAEPHDSIIVRSDIVNPVNVWDRNDVTWEDARKQ
                     AEADGIDLEEGAEEPIRDGNKVRVYMTSQAPTFSLEKFTVKQGDEVTVYITNLDDVDDV
                     THGFCLGNYGIAMEVAPMATASVTFTADRPGVHWFYCQWFCHALHMEMRGRMLVEPQGA
                     "
     gene            44142..46049
                     /locus_tag="AF10_01454"
                     /gene="nosZ"
     CDS             46053..47309
                     /gene="nosD"
                     /locus_tag="AF10_01453"
                     /inference="ab initio prediction:Prodigal:002006"
                     /inference="similar to AA sequence:UniProtKB:P19843"
                     /codon_start=1
                     /transl_table=11
                     /product="putative ABC transporter binding protein NosD"
                     /translation="MRWPLLIPLLLGSPLWAADWDVPNRAGAINEILAQAADGDTLRLS
                     PGVYAEHLILDRPVTIDGLGQATIDGQGTGSVITVTGPGVTVRGLTVIGSGSSHDGIDS
                     GIQLTKTARAPVIEDNELLGNLYGIDIHGAKDSIVRGNRIEGRQDQRMNDRGNGVYVWN
                     APGARVEDNHIRYGRDGIFVNSSKKNTFTGNLFRDLRFAVHYMYADNSVVSDNVSIGND
                     LGYAVMFTTNVKVADNVSIGDREHGVMLNYANKSQITGNVVIGAKEKCTFLYNSNKNEF
                     TDNWFQGCGIGIHFTAGSERNRIVGNSFIGNRTQVKYVSTKWVEWSEDGRGNYWSDFAA
                     YDVDGNGIADAPYRPNDSMDHVLWTQPAAKLLLGSPAVQLVRWSQSAFPALLPGGVMDS
                     NPLMQAPEPPAMKKVPHDG"
     gene            46053..47309
                     /locus_tag="AF10_01453"
                     /gene="nosD"
     CDS             47299..48192
                     /gene="nosF"
                     /locus_tag="AF10_01452"
                     /inference="ab initio prediction:Prodigal:002006"
                     /inference="similar to AA sequence:UniProtKB:P19844"
                     /codon_start=1
                     /transl_table=11
                     /product="putative ABC transporter ATP-binding protein
                     NosF"
                     /db_xref="COG:COG1131"
                     /translation="MTDKALSIDHVLKDRGKTRVLDDITLSLAPGQRVALLGHNGAGKS
                     TLIKSILGLTPIHGGAIRIGDATPGSAQARRETAYLPEAVSFHPALTGREQLTLFAQLS
                     SAKADVSGLLDRVGLSDALDRRIGTYSKGMRQRLGLAQVLLGQPKVALLDEPTSGLDPI
                     SRQDLYAIIDELAAQGTAVLIASHALTEVEARTDRIAIMRKGRMVADDTLNNLSALAGL
                     PIRLKVRASANPDALAAELGGSRINGASVELLCTPEDKMEALRRIAGLGDAIADLEMTP
                     PKLEDLYRHYAQEDLQ"
     gene            47299..48192
                     /locus_tag="AF10_01452"
                     /gene="nosF"
     CDS             48189..49010
                     /gene="nosY"
                     /locus_tag="AF10_01451"
                     /inference="ab initio prediction:Prodigal:002006"
                     /inference="similar to AA sequence:UniProtKB:P19845"
                     /codon_start=1
                     /transl_table=11
                     /product="putative ABC transporter permease protein NosY"
                     /db_xref="COG:COG1277"
                     /translation="MTRFLAITRTEMLILRRNRWLLVATLIMVLFALALTFAGSAPTGT
                     LGVDMLTVSVASMTTLSVYLAPLLALMISFDAIAGDVDRGSLSLLLSYPAGRGEILLGK
                     FTAHLAALAFAMTVGFGTAGAVAAFFGGAGPESLMALVRLILTSILLGAVFLALGYLLS
                     ALAKGATAAAGMSAGLWLVFVVLYDLGLLGAVVMDKGGSFTQSVFPWVMVANPADAFRL
                     WNIAATEGVAMASGMTGAAQALPVWAAPVSLLIWPVLSFALARLAFRRVEP"
     gene            48189..49010
                     /locus_tag="AF10_01451"
                     /gene="nosY"
     CDS             49007..49522
                     /gene="nosL"
                     /locus_tag="AF10_01450"
                     /inference="ab initio prediction:Prodigal:002006"
                     /inference="similar to AA sequence:UniProtKB:O68481"
                     /codon_start=1
                     /transl_table=11
                     /product="Copper-binding lipoprotein NosL"
                     /translation="MKRLALIALVALAACKEDLAEAPDPVDLTPDALSYFCQMNIAEHG
                     GPKGQIHLEGYPAPLFFAQVRDMVAYLKSPERDADITAVYVSDMGIAPSWRQPGISNWI
                     AADGATFVVGANVAGGMGAREVVPFADPADAQAFIEIYGGTALGLPDIPDTEVLGPVDL
                     ELSLETPV"
     gene            49007..49522
                     /locus_tag="AF10_01450"
                     /gene="nosL"
     CDS             49519..50415
                     /gene="apbE_1"
                     /locus_tag="AF10_01449"
                     /EC_number="2.7.1.180"
                     /inference="ab initio prediction:Prodigal:002006"
                     /inference="similar to AA sequence:UniProtKB:A5F5Y3"
                     /codon_start=1
                     /transl_table=11
                     /product="FAD:protein FMN transferase"
                     /db_xref="COG:COG1477"
                     /translation="MTALSRRRFLIISAACAAATPLAASDARWHGTALGATASLRLVGL
                     TDAEAAPIMAAMETEIARLEDIFSLYRPQSQLSRLNRDGVLTAPAPELLKVLSLSTALH
                     QASGGAFDPSIQPVWAALAAGARPDDLIEVQQAIGWEKVIFDASAIRLPVPGKSALTLN
                     GIAQGAITDRIADLLRAYGLRDVLVNMGEVAALGARGDGAPWKVGLAAPDQTVLKRIEL
                     SDRAVATSSTLATQLGQGVGHIITLDGPSNHDRTVSVSSPKAAIADGLSTALCAASADR
                     AKEILAFFPDARIELNV"
     gene            49519..50415
                     /locus_tag="AF10_01449"
                     /gene="apbE_1"
     CDS             50545..51060
                     /gene="napF"
                     /locus_tag="AF10_01448"
                     /inference="ab initio prediction:Prodigal:002006"
                     /inference="similar to AA sequence:UniProtKB:P0AAL0"
                     /codon_start=1
                     /transl_table=11
                     /product="Ferredoxin-type protein NapF"
                     /db_xref="COG:COG1145"
                     /translation="MSQMTSRRAFLSARVLREDPDAIRPPGAVATGFSDLCTRCEDCAA
                     ACPEDIITFDDAGFPVLDLSAGGCTLCGDCADVCPTPALLTERVAEWPWRARIDDTSCL
                     STNGVSCRLCQDNCEQDAIRFRLQLGGRAEPALETETCIGCGSCSAACPAGAIVMHRPV
                     PHHPEVTQ"
     gene            50545..51060
                     /locus_tag="AF10_01448"
                     /gene="napF"
     CDS             51057..51350
                     /gene="napD"
                     /locus_tag="AF10_01447"
                     /inference="ab initio prediction:Prodigal:002006"
                     /inference="protein motif:HAMAP:MF_02200"
                     /codon_start=1
                     /transl_table=11
                     /product="Chaperone NapD"
                     /translation="MNICGCLVHIAPDYTDAARAAMAETQGVELHAEAEDGRFVVVVED
                     TADKLASDTIMDLHQIPGVISLSLTYHHFEDLAETAPRPDAPSQPSSRRPMQ"
     gene            51057..51350
                     /locus_tag="AF10_01447"
                     /gene="napD"
     CDS             51347..53839
                     /gene="napA_2"
                     /locus_tag="AF10_01446"
                     /EC_number="1.9.6.1"
                     /inference="ab initio prediction:Prodigal:002006"
                     /inference="similar to AA sequence:UniProtKB:P33937"
                     /codon_start=1
                     /transl_table=11
                     /product="Periplasmic nitrate reductase"
                     /db_xref="COG:COG0243"
                     /translation="MTISESRRTFLKASAAAATASAAGIPMAAGQANAQVGAPDIRWDK
                     AACRFCGTGCSVLVGTKDGRVVATQGDPDAPVNRGLNCIKGYFLSKIMYGKDRLTTPLL
                     RKTNGQYDKNGEFEPVSWDEAFDVMAAKWKEALAKKGPTSVGMFGSGQWTVWEGYAAAK
                     MMKAGFRSNNIDPNARHCMASAVVGFMRTFGIDEPMGCYDDLEHADTFVLWGSNMAEMH
                     PILWSRLTDTRLTKPGCEVHVLSTFEHRSFELADNGMVFAPQTDLAILNYIANYIIQNG
                     AVNEEFVKNHVNITKTATDIGYGLRDNNPLQQEAENPNSGKLEPISFEEYAEAVSKYTL
                     EYTSELSGVPADKLERLAQQYADPNRKVMSLWTMGFNQHTRGSWVNSLMYNVHLLVGKI
                     SEPGNSPFSLTGQPSACGTAREVGTFAHRLPADMVVMNDKHREICETAWNVPAGTIPDK
                     PGFHAVLQHRKLKDGDLNAYWVQCTNNMQAAPNINEEGYPGYRNPENFITVSDPYPTVT
                     AVSADLILPTAMWVEKEGAYGNAERRTQFWRQQVKAPGEAKSDLWQVMEFSKRFTVEEV
                     WGEELLAAMPEHRGKTMYDVLFANGSVDKFPLSETAEGFDNDESEHFGFYVQKGLFEEY
                     ANFGRGHAHDLAPFETYHQARGLRWPVVDGKETLYRFREGYDPYVSEGAGVEFYGHKDG
                     KAKIIFAPYEPAAEEPDAEFDLWLCTGRVLEHWHSGSMTRRVPELHRAYPNAVVYMHPQ
                     DAKDRGLRRGQEIVLSTRRGEVTSRVETRGRNKVPRGLVFMPWFDEHQLTNKLTLDATC
                     PLSKETDFKKCACKVERA"
     gene            51347..53839
                     /locus_tag="AF10_01446"
                     /gene="napA_2"
     CDS             53867..54685
                     /gene="napG"
                     /locus_tag="AF10_01445"
                     /inference="ab initio prediction:Prodigal:002006"
                     /inference="similar to AA sequence:UniProtKB:P0AAL3"
                     /codon_start=1
                     /transl_table=11
                     /product="Ferredoxin-type protein NapG"
                     /db_xref="COG:COG1145"
                     /translation="MSLVDKPLSPQRRRFLQDSARAAGGCVVAGSLLAYLARDARALPA
                     DALRPPGALPEKEFLSACIRCGLCVRDCPYDTLKLAELGSDAVATGTPFFIARDVPCEM
                     CDDIPCVAACPTGALDPGLENIDDAEMGVAVLVDQENCLNFLGLRCDVCYRVCPVIDEA
                     ITLETAHNTRSGHHALFIPTIHADRCTGCGMCEKSCVLPEAAIKVLPARLARGSSAEHY
                     RKGWEEKAAKGAPVVEGIIDLPDRLPGPGTDNLAAPGGFAPQYDLPGVGQ"
     gene            53867..54685
                     /locus_tag="AF10_01445"
                     /gene="napG"
     CDS             54682..55599
                     /gene="napH"
                     /locus_tag="AF10_01444"
                     /inference="ab initio prediction:Prodigal:002006"
                     /inference="similar to AA sequence:UniProtKB:P33934"
                     /codon_start=1
                     /transl_table=11
                     /product="Ferredoxin-type protein NapH"
                     /db_xref="COG:COG0348"
                     /translation="MSTRTHMPVGQEAVEGKGWIGAHRFLLMRRASQLFFLVLFLLGPW
                     FGIWIVEGNLAGSLTLGVLPLTDPFILMQSLVAGHWPEVTALIGGLIVLVVYALIGGRV
                     YCSWVCPINPVTDAANWVHRKLDLPKGWQPKRGTRLWILATVLLVSGLSGVIAWELVNP
                     ITMLHRGLVFGMGFVWAMIAAIFVFDVFVSRHGWCGHLCPVGAFYGLIGSKSLLRVSAA
                     NRTACDDCMDCYAVCPENQVISPALKGKPGSSPLILSPDCTNCGRCIDVCAVDVFNFTH
                     RFDDLVVQPSDPVAAPEPRAARPI"
     gene            54682..55599
                     /locus_tag="AF10_01444"
                     /gene="napH"
     CDS             55612..56049
                     /gene="napB"
                     /locus_tag="AF10_01443"
                     /inference="ab initio prediction:Prodigal:002006"
                     /inference="similar to AA sequence:UniProtKB:P0ABL3"
                     /codon_start=1
                     /transl_table=11
                     /product="Periplasmic nitrate reductase, electron transfer
                     subunit"
                     /db_xref="COG:COG3043"
                     /translation="MKRSIVTGGIALLPVVLLSGWAFAQSAQVQTLRGADVDEPIPLDQ
                     IHKNVEGRMQRNYRQQPPLIPHSIEQYQIDVRTNQCLSCHDWSKAGERNAPTLSMTHYL
                     DREGRELDRVAGTRYFCNQCHVPQADAPPLVENVFQPSTGN"
     gene            55612..56049
                     /locus_tag="AF10_01443"
                     /gene="napB"
     CDS             56079..56768
                     /gene="napC"
                     /locus_tag="AF10_01442"
                     /inference="ab initio prediction:Prodigal:002006"
                     /inference="similar to AA sequence:UniProtKB:P0ABL5"
                     /codon_start=1
                     /transl_table=11
                     /product="Cytochrome c-type protein NapC"
                     /db_xref="COG:COG3005"
                     /translation="MADSPEKRSFLGRLWNAIWTPAVMFSSGFLILAGFLAGILFWGGF
                     HWTLELTNTEEFCVSCHTMETNLGEYRETIHYNNHSGVRAICSDCHVPDEWNHKIKAKI
                     MAVKDVYHELVGTISTPEKYEDHRLAMASAVWKKMKASDSRECRNCHNFDYMDFTIQET
                     RAASEHQRAIDNGMTCIDCHQGIAHSLPPNYLETYEKVTAGLEDEVVQEHAAAGDDIRD
                     FLNNSSN"
     gene            56079..56768
                     /locus_tag="AF10_01442"
                     /gene="napC"
     CDS             56782..57039
                     /locus_tag="AF10_01441"
                     /inference="ab initio prediction:Prodigal:002006"
                     /codon_start=1
                     /transl_table=11
                     /product="hypothetical protein"
                     /translation="MLELLGTIGGNVLSLPGILGLALGMMTRKLWLGAALGGAVGVFET
                     LVFAGFRFAHVEPLELIIAIVVGVCAGSLGTAIRIKGATA"
     gene            56782..57039
                     /locus_tag="AF10_01441"
     CDS             complement(57109..57891)
                     /gene="csqR"
                     /locus_tag="AF10_01440"
                     /inference="ab initio prediction:Prodigal:002006"
                     /inference="similar to AA sequence:UniProtKB:P32144"
                     /codon_start=1
                     /transl_table=11
                     /product="HTH-type transcriptional repressor CsqR"
                     /db_xref="COG:COG1349"
                     /translation="MSKYEQDILSTVNLHGRISVMELARILNVSDQTVRRIVKPMVAKG
                     SLSKVHGALVSTQNVLDPPFLARMAQNRAAKVAIADAVAARIPDGSAIAIDTGSTSGFI
                     AQALRARKNLTVVTNSAFIAATLSMEEGNRVFMAGTQLRNHDGAAFDRVAYDVIAGFSA
                     RTAILSASLVHPSKGFMVYDQCEADMARAMSDIADQTFMAVDSTKFNEAQTSPALRLPG
                     LTEKDVLITDRTLPASFQSLPGDAELVIAGVKSQEDSH"
     gene            complement(57109..57891)
                     /locus_tag="AF10_01440"
                     /gene="csqR"
     CDS             58042..60465
                     /gene="abo_5"
                     /locus_tag="AF10_01439"
                     /EC_number="1.5.3.19"
                     /inference="ab initio prediction:Prodigal:002006"
                     /inference="similar to AA sequence:UniProtKB:Q8GAI3"
                     /codon_start=1
                     /transl_table=11
                     /product="4-methylaminobutanoate oxidase
                     (formaldehyde-forming)"
                     /translation="MTTHSVRHLIIGGGIIGCSIAYHLARSGETDVVLLERASLTEGAT
                     WHAAGLVGQLRSSRNTTRMLKRSVALYDRLAEETGMEFDWKKVGSLRLAATKERLLEAK
                     RLATMARSFDLEMEIISAAEAKALFPYVDAKGLEGAAFIPSDGHVDPAGLCQAIASGAR
                     MHGARIRQSVEVTDFEIHNDRITKVMTSEGDYEADTVVLAAGMWSRELAAKLGVVVPAC
                     AVEHQYIVTEPMPDPELVKRLPTLRDPERLVYYKPDAGGRLVIGGYEDNTLPFGDRGIP
                     GAFVRQLLPDNLERFAPLAELAGQVTPVVNTVGIRQVINGPIPYSADGDFVMGWAPELR
                     NLMLATGFLYGIAAGGGAGEMIAEWIVEGRPSLDLWPLDVRRFSPHHATRAFMYPRAVE
                     HYAHHYKMRYPGQEAEAARDLRLSPLHERLKQHGAVFGSKNGWERPLWFAPAGVEPVDQ
                     LDFLSPGWKTYAEQEHKAARDGVVLIDQTSFSKFELIGPGALEALQNLAVSNMDKPDGT
                     VIYTQLCNNRGGVEADITVTRLGRDHFYIVTGSGFGVHDADWIRRHLPRDGRAQLIEMT
                     SARAVINICGPKARDVMQAVAEEDVSNHAFPFATAREITLGTAKVRAIRIGYVGELGWE
                     LHIPTEFALHVYDLLWQVGQSHGIRDIGYRTIESLRLEKGYLYWSADITPDYSPIEAGL
                     GARVHLKSKQGFIGRPVLEAQKATGPERQLCTFITDERLPITGGETILHSGKTVSLACS
                     GGYGFTVGKTVLYGYLPAGLAGGSEFEVEVFGERHPIQHVDGPLYDPANSRLKA"
     gene            58042..60465
                     /locus_tag="AF10_01439"
                     /gene="abo_5"
     CDS             60477..61409
                     /gene="thiK_1"
                     /locus_tag="AF10_01438"
                     /EC_number="2.7.1.89"
                     /inference="ab initio prediction:Prodigal:002006"
                     /inference="protein motif:HAMAP:MF_01604"
                     /codon_start=1
                     /transl_table=11
                     /product="Thiamine kinase"
                     /translation="MQTEPKLEIMQALRNVAGFDTLAESDLRTNRLGGLTNLVYRVEGG
                     PRTVIVRIPGEGTEAYIDRAVEIHNAQVAAKAGVGPAVLWADASSGVMISDCVPDIVTM
                     TPEMFATRPGSAARAGKALRQLHDAPEPFKFRFELFSMINDYMKVVADKNATLPDGYAD
                     VVAEAAPIREVLRDKPGTLVPSHCDPLCENFLDDGQRMWIVDYEYSGMNDALWDLGDLS
                     VEAGLNHEQELEMLTAYFDGPPNEAQIGRMVIYKAMCDLLWTLWGLIQHADENPAEDFW
                     AYATNRFERCKSLMLAPSFAAHVRAVAEE"
     gene            60477..61409
                     /locus_tag="AF10_01438"
                     /gene="thiK_1"
ORIGIN
        1 catgtccgga aacaggcatt gatgcacgaa ctccatgtgg cgatagacac caaccgcgtt
       61 tgcggttgtg gtggtgacca caaagtgatc ttcggccaag cgggcggcag tgccgtcatc
      121 catggctatg ccgtcttcgc gcagcatcaa gccataacgg gttttgccca ccggcagttt
      181 ggcaaagccg ttgcaataga tcttgttgag gaattccgcg gcatccgcgc cctgcacgtc
      241 gattttgccc agcgtggtca cgtcgcagac gccgacaccg ctgcgtacgg ccagaacttc
      301 gcgatccacg gattcgcgcc aatgggtctc accagccttg gggaaccatt gcacacgcag
      361 ccataggccc acctcgacga ataccgcgcc ctgttcttcg gcccattgat ggctgggcgt
      421 cagtcgcgtg ggtttgaatt cttttccgac cgagcgcccg gcccaggccc ccatcgccac
      481 gggcgtgtag ggtggccgga agatggtcgt gccggtttct ggaatgctct tgccggtgat
      541 ctcggccatc acggccagcg cgccgacatt cgcggttttg ccctgatcgg tcgccatgcc
      601 aagggtggta tagcgtttca gatgctcgac actgcggaag ccttcctgtt cggccagttt
      661 gacatccttg acggtcacgt cattctggaa atccagccag gcgcggcctt tgccgggcac
      721 atgccacaac ggggtgatgc ggatctcatc atcctcggct ttcggcaggt cgaccgggca
      781 ggccctgatc cccagcccgt caagcgccgc aagtgccgca ttggtgcccg aggcgatcgc
      841 cccgtggctg gtcaggttgc cagcggcggc accggcgaca ctcataccct tgggcagttc
      901 ggcaggtggg atgaaggctg caagcggttc gaaccattgc gggcggccgc gctgatggca
      961 tgtcagttgc acattcggat tccacccacc cgaaacgccc agaccgctta cttcgatggg
     1021 gcgggtttga ccatcggcca tctgcacggt gatcgatttc agccccaaac ggccctgcgt
     1081 attcgtgacc tgcgccccgg ccagcaattc acattcggca atgcgcggtg catcgtggcg
     1141 cgggtcgatc acggcaacaa cattgatccc ggctttgatc aaatcctgta cggcgcggtg
     1201 tccttcgtca ttgttggtga agatcgccac gcgctggccc ggtgtcacgg cccagcggtt
     1261 tgcataggcc cgcatcgcgc ccgccagcat tatgcccggt cggtcgttgt tttcgaaagc
     1321 aatcggacgt tcggcagagc cggcacaaag caccgtgtgc ttcgcgtaga tgcgccacaa
     1381 aatctggcgt ggtttccccg cctcgggcac cgcaaggtga tccgaggccc gctcaagcgc
     1441 gccgtgaatg ccgtgatcat aggcgccgaa cacggtggtg cgcgtaagaa ggcgcacgtt
     1501 gtccatcgat gccagctctc ccagtgtctg cgcgacccaa tcggcattcg aaatgccctc
     1561 gaaccggtca cagtcagaca acaaacgccc acccatccgg ctgtcttcgt cggccagaat
     1621 gacccgcgcg ccagaccgcg ccgccgtcaa cgccgcgatc aggccggagg gaccggcgcc
     1681 gataaccagg acgtcgcaat gcaaatagcc cttgtcgtag atatccgggt cggcctcctg
     1741 cgtcaggctg cccagaccgg ccgccttgcg gatcatcggc tcatatagct tttcccagaa
     1801 cgccttaggc cacatgaagg tcttgtaata gaaacccgcc gtcaaaaagg gcgagagccg
     1861 atcattgatc gacagcgcat cgaaggcgag cgagggccag cggttctgcg atgtcgcctc
     1921 gagcccgtcg aacagttcga ccgtggtcgc gcgtgtgttg ggctcctgcc tgttgcctgt
     1981 gcgcagctcg accagcgcgt tgggctcttc cgaacccgag gccagcacac cgcgtggacg
     2041 gtggtatttg aacgaacggc caaccaggcg cacgtcattg gccagcagcg ccgaggccag
     2101 cgtatcaccc tgatagcctt cgtaggattt gccatcgaag gtaaaacgca gctttttgga
     2161 ccggtcgatc agaccgccct gcaaacgatt gttctgggtc attttccccg tcccgtcttg
     2221 cgggctacat cccgcgccag ttctgtagcc agaatttcat gggtcagcgt gtcgcgtgtc
     2281 acaaccagcc acgagcggtc gccctgctcg tgaaaccaca gctctcggtg ggttcctgcc
     2341 gggttgtcgc gcaggtagac atagtcgtga aactcggcgg cggccgtgtc ggattgccag
     2401 tcgggccgat tgatcagact cgcgtcgccc agataggtga attcggacgc gtcacgcggg
     2461 ccaagcagtg gatgattgat gatcatgtcc gggcctcctc agtgcaggtt gggctgtgcg
     2521 cccacgcctt tttcgtcaat catctgcccg gttctgaacc ggtccagacg ataggcagat
     2581 gcaacgtcat gcggtcggtc ggtggccatc agatgcgcga aacaaaaacc agatgctggc
     2641 gttgccttga acccgccgta gcaccagcca ccattgaaat agagcccttc aattccggtg
     2701 tgatcaatga acggcgaacc atccatcgac atatccatca cgccgcccca catccgcagc
     2761 aggcgcgcgc gaccgatcat cggcatcagg gacatgccac cttcggccac gtcctcgacc
     2821 acaggcaggt tgccgcgttg tgcataggtg ttgtagccgt cgatatcgcc gccaaagacc
     2881 agaccgccct tgtccgattg gctgacatag aaatgtccgg cgccatacgt gatcaccccg
     2941 tcaagcaccg gtttcagccc ttcggtcaca aaggcctgta gcacgtggct ttcgatcggc
     3001 aggcgcatcc ccgcctgtgc catcacgcga ccggaagacc cggcaaccgc cacgcccacc
     3061 ttcttggcgc cgatgtaacc ccgtgtggtt tcaacgccca gcagttttcc gttttcgatg
     3121 cggaacccgg tgacttcgca attctggatg atgtcgaccc cccgttgatc cgcggcacgg
     3181 gcatagcccc aagcgacacc gtcatgacgc gccgtaccac cgcggcgatg caacagaccg
     3241 cctttgatcg gaaagcgcgc atcgtcaaag ttcaggaacg gatacatggc gcgaacgccc
     3301 tctgcatcca gcagttcggc cccagagccg gtgaacatca tcgcgttgcc acgacgacga
     3361 tacgcgtcac gctgcgcgtc cgtatgacag aggttcagaa taccgcgctg actgaccatc
     3421 gcattatagt tcaggtcctg ttcaagattt tcccacagtt tcagcgacag ctcatagaat
     3481 ggctggttgc catccaacag gtaattggcg cgaatgatcg ttgtattgcg cccgacgttg
     3541 ccgccaccga tccagccttt ttccagaacg gccaccttgg cggcgttgtg ttccttggcc
     3601 agataatatg ccgtcgcaag gccatggccg ccgccgccaa tcacgatgaa atcatagctt
     3661 gattgaggct cgggatcacg ccaagccggt gtccagcccc ggtgcccgtt caaaacctgc
     3721 cgcatgatcg cgagtgccga ataccgcatg aatttgtgtc cttaaccctc agtgcgccga
     3781 agcatcatgt gccgccggaa aagccccagt cacgacgtaa tccgtcacgg agtttatcgg
     3841 ttgcgacaat tttcagaccg gtattgggat tgattggcgc gcgaccgggc aattttccgg
     3901 gtgcccacca tgaccgcagc gttgaggttg caggataaaa agcaacgcac ctggtgcgaa
     3961 gatcagaacc tcaacaattc aatcgaatgc ccggcgggca ggtcttcgat ctcggccggt
     4021 atgatcgcca acccgtctgc ctgcgccagc aaggcaacac ggccactgta ggagggcgcc
     4081 atcagacgta cattgggaag gccacgcggc gaggtaccgt caatctggac cggacgatat
     4141 tcctgccgac ccgcgcgacg ctgcaccggt tcggccagca cggcctgaac aggtacctga
     4201 ggtctgtggc acaagcctgc gcgccgcgcc atcatctgcg acccgattat ctgccatgtc
     4261 acataggctg acaccgggtt gccaggcagg ccaacgtaaa gagcacgccc gcgccgcccg
     4321 aacatgaccg gtttaccggg cttcatcgcc actttcatga catcggtttc gccgccaatc
     4381 gcgctgaaca gccggggcat gtgatcttca tccccgacgg acacgccccc ggtcgtgacg
     4441 atgagatccg aggcaacgca tgcctcgcgc agaacctgtt ccagacgggt cgggtcatcc
     4501 acgaccggtc cccggtcgat cagttcgatc cagggttttt gcaacagcgc cagcagcata
     4561 taacggttcg agttgtagat ttggccgggg tcgaggggtt cgcccggttg acgcagttcg
     4621 ctgcctgtcg aaaagatcgt gaccttcagt tttcgaaaca ccaggacctc accatacccg
     4681 gcggatgcca gggcggccat ctcgcgcggt ccaatttcac agccgcgtcg caggatcgga
     4741 cccccggcac aaagatcttc ccctgcgcgt cggatatgct ggccgggttt cgggcggcgg
     4801 ctgaatcgaa tcctgtcgat caaaagatcg caatcttcct gcatcagcac ggcatcgaat
     4861 tcaggtggca ccggagcgcc cgtgaaaatg cgcaaagcgc tgccttcggg tgcatcatgg
     4921 tcgccgcagt cacccgcagc cacgcgcccg gcgatgggca gctcgaacac cggcccgtca
     4981 cccagatcac cggtgcggat ggcatagcca tccatggccg agttgtcgaa ggcaggcata
     5041 tcaaccttgc tggcgcaatc ctcggccaga acccggccta tagcctgttc cagcggcaaa
     5101 atctcggttt cggcaacagg atcggcgacg gaaagaccgc gttcaagggc gtcctcgaca
     5161 gtcagataca tgtcggcgtg gcggtcacag gcacatccat cagccatttt gaatctccga
     5221 aaatattaag cgtcctgcaa atcccggctg ttcgtccgga tccagattgg gcaggccgtc
     5281 gttgaatttt tccaagtccg agctgggatc agcaacgacc ggcagcgtac ccacgttatg
     5341 ccgaccatgt gcggcgcgac ctgtgccgtc atcgccttct ttcacggacg acaaatcctg
     5401 ctcgggttgg ccgcaaagct cagacacgcg cgcgcagtca gagttcatgc caaaggtgga
     5461 cgttacggtg ggcagcccag ccattctctc gaagccctcg gtatccttgg cagggattgg
     5521 tgcagatagc gtcagccaag tgttcatccg tccctccgga gctcaggcca cccggcggga
     5581 aaccccccgc aggtcagcca aaacgctgat catcaccggc aaaaggacgc gatggttttg
     5641 tcgcacggtc cggccagaaa ttcccggcca atggacagca aggcgggttt actgtcattg
     5701 acataggtca tgatccgcgt tcgggcgtcc catcagaaag ggcacattgt cacgtctttc
     5761 ggttccgcaa gtaatgaaat cacaatcgca gcgctggccc tttggtcgat ttcgaaagga
     5821 aaaaggctgg cttggtcgcg aaaagtcgac aagtgcaggt gtcgggatct ttttcagcag
     5881 atcctggccg aatgccagac gttcttgacc gtcatgtaat tctcaaggcc ttcggttccg
     5941 ccttcccgac catagccact ggatttcacg cccccaaagg gcgtttccgg catggatgct
     6001 tcaagtgtgt tgatcgagag attgccgacc tcgacctcgt cgatcagacg gtcgatgtaa
     6061 tccgcccgat tggtgaaagc gtaccccgcc agcccgtagg gaactgaatt cgccagagcg
     6121 atcgcctcat ccagcgaagc caccgggttg atcaccgcaa ccggtccaaa cggctcttcg
     6181 cgcatgatcc gcgccgcttt aggaacgttc aataacaccg tgggtttaaa gaaatatccc
     6241 cgctcaccca gccgcgatcc acctgtggca agcgttgccc cctgcgccac tgcgtcttca
     6301 accagctctg acaaggctgg cacgcgccgg tcgttggccg ttgggcccat ttcaacggtt
     6361 gcgtcaagcc cattgccgac aactgtggcc ttggccctcg caacaaatcc ggccgcatag
     6421 gcgtcaaaaa tactctcatg cgcgaagaaa cgggttgggg atgtgcagac ctgaccggca
     6481 ttgcgcattt tgcggaccgc gcctgaaacg gccgccgatt gcacatccgt atcttcgcaa
     6541 acgatgaccg gcgcgtggcc acccaactcc ataagcactc gggtgtcgtg ccgggccgcc
     6601 aaagtggtta aatgacgccc gacggttgtc gatccggtga aggccaccaa gcgaacgggg
     6661 tcctgcggga tcagatgacc ggatatctcg gatggttcac cgaacaccaa attcagaacc
     6721 cctgccggca gaccggcatc ttcgaacgct tttgctatgt gcaaagcgcc ggcaggcgtt
     6781 tcttctgccg ctttcaggat cactgaacag cccgaggcca aagcacccgc gattttccgg
     6841 gcaggttggc tcatggggaa gttccacgga gaaaatgccg cgacaacgcc gacaggctgg
     6901 tgatgaactg caaatttgtg accctgcgcc gccggaatga tcctgccata ggtccgcatc
     6961 gcctcgcccg catcccattc aaagaactcg gcgcctcgaa tgacctccag ccgggcctgc
     7021 ttcaaaggct tgccatgctc cagcgtaatg gaatgcgcga tttcttcctg ccgctgacgc
     7081 atgagggctg ccgcccgcag gatcgtatcc gcgcgttccc gcggcgatgt gcggcgccac
     7141 agtcgaaagc cttcgacggc cgcttgcagc gcgtcgtcca ggtctttcgc cgatgcgcaa
     7201 ggcaaccgac cgagttcttc ctcggttgcc gggttgacaa ccgggatatc gcgcccggtt
     7261 tttcgccacg tgccgccaat gaacagcctg agctctggat acatgaaact ggcgcctcca
     7321 tttgccttga tttttgatcg cgcgatgcct cgcatgagtt caagcgcatt gcgcgaatac
     7381 ggatatcaaa ttggcggata tctggtctgt ctgctctgcg ccgcccgatg cagggccgtt
     7441 ttgaaagcgc gcccagcggg cgacagatcg tcgtcggcgc ggaaagacac tccaattggt
     7501 ccctgcccga acggaacctc ccaggtgagc tgggcaagat ggttgttttc gatatcctgg
     7561 acgacgactt cggccggcat aaggccgatc aggtcgcggg attgcagcag cgcccggttc
     7621 gtcaggtagg acacggattc aatggcgacc ggtggcacgt attgctgctg gccgacgaaa
     7681 aaatgatccg cctgacgtcg caacgtggtc tcttgcgggg gaagaatcca gccaaacggc
     7741 ttggtttgcg caaaggtcac ggcgtcccgc tcagcaagcg ggtgttgagg gccgacaatg
     7801 gccaatatcc gatcctcgaa cagtttttcc tgtcgaatct tgtcgcgatg ccggtgcgac
     7861 ggcaggcgtc ctacaaccat gtcgatctca cccgacagca gccggggcat gagcacctcg
     7921 tttgtccctt cgctgatctt gaccgcaacg ttcgggcggt cttccagcag cagttcaatg
     7981 gcggcaggta gcaggctggt tgacgccgca agcagtgttc ccaccacgac acggccggaa
     8041 tttccttcgt tcaggtcgtc cagttcctgc gcggcattgg aaacctgagc aaatatcagt
     8101 ttcccgtgac gtatgagagt ttcgccaaaa accgttggca caacgcctcg gttggtgcgc
     8161 gtgaacagct tgacttcgaa atccagttca agatcctgaa tcatcttggt tgccgctggc
     8221 tgagatattc ccagctcacg cgcagcattc tgaatgtttc catgcgcgcc aactgcaacc
     8281 agcagacgca gctgccgcag cttcaggcgg gtcaaggcgc ggtcaacgat gcgagagtga
     8341 cgcccaacca tggctacagc acaatcggct tgcaaagctg atccagcttg gacagcacac
     8401 tcatggccgc aagcgccgag cttcgcgggt tgtcgggcag cgcggtaccg ctgatccgga
     8461 actgaaacgt gccgaaatcg ccctcggcct cgacctcgtg aatgttcttg tggatcgtcg
     8521 gatcggcgat cagacgaacc tgtgtgttat cgaaccccac gcccgccaag gcgacggcgg
     8581 cggcgacatt tgcgttcttt gggtaagcca gcgccgcctc tcttgcggaa ccttgaaaat
     8641 gggtttcagc cgcggtgata ttgccgaggt caagactgtg ttcggcaagg gatcccttcc
     8701 accccgccgg cggcttgcgc cccacatatg tgacggattt gagcggcccg accgctgcgg
     8761 cgctgagaca gtccagccca cctatggcac cgcttgccag atgcagccgc gccccgccct
     8821 ttcgcgcggc cctgtccagc cgatcactga cctgctgatc cgcaagtgcg ccggcagaga
     8881 cactgatgat atccagccct cgtgccagaa tgtccggacc caaaccggcc agtgcctcgt
     8941 gccccgcgca atccagaacc atttcgattc cggccggcag gtcatcaacc gaaccaattg
     9001 acttgggcga ttttggatca acgcggtgtg gtctgaccag aatggctgcc aactcatgcc
     9061 catgttctgg caacatgcgc tgcacaaact gcgcgattgc gccggttccg atgactgcga
     9121 tcttcatgtc tggaccctag accagcattg aaaaaatctg aattggtaag tttgtggtat
     9181 atttttttca gatatccatt tccctgaaat ggcactggac cgacccgcct ggtgtgtttt
     9241 gttcctgttg aagccacggg gaccacgttg gaaatgaaat actcaaaaca cgacgcgaag
     9301 gcctatgccc gcgaacatat gactgggata tgggcagcgg cactgaaccc gttcaatgat
     9361 gacctgtctc tggatgaatc gggactgcgc gccaacatcc gccattggat cgacgatctg
     9421 gacatccagg gccttttcgt cgccggcaaa cagggcgagt tcttttcgat gagcatcgaa
     9481 gagcgcaagc gcaacttcga aattgccgtt gacgaatgcg caggcaaagc cggtgtcatc
     9541 gtctcggtct cggaccagaa catgaatacg gccttggacc tggcgcatca cgcacagaat
     9601 tgcggcgcgg attacatcgt tctgcacgcg ccggttctga gctttgtgca ggatcgcgga
     9661 gaggttttgt accagtacta caagcgtttt tgtgacgaac tggatatcgg catcgccatg
     9721 tggagccatc cagacagtgg ctatttgatg cagcccgaag aatgcgcccg catcgcggac
     9781 ttacccaata tcgttgcgat aaaatactcg gtcccgcgtg agatgtacgt gaagctgacc
     9841 cacatggtgg gcgacaggat ccatgtctcg acctcggccg aacatgaatg gctggacaac
     9901 atattggaac tggactggaa gttgtatctc tgctcgtccc cgccctatca gctgcaaagc
     9961 aaggttgatc agcggatgaa cgaatacacg cgtctggcct ttgcgggaaa ggccgatgaa
    10021 gcgcggcgtg tctttgacag tctgaacccg gtccgcgacg cgatgaaacg cgcgcgccct
    10081 gcgggcaaac ccactgcatt cggaaagtac tggcaagagt tgctgggtca ggtcggtggc
    10141 cgcgtacgcc cgccgatgct ggaactgacc gaagcggaaa aagcgatcat tcgcaaagca
    10201 tttgaagaaa gcgggctgcg cgtctgagca gggtgaggcc gggcagtata aggaaatcgg
    10261 atagcgagat gctgataatt tctttgcggt catggaaaaa cgcgccaaac tttcagggat
    10321 agggagtggg acatgtcaaa actgaaagcg ttcaacttta aggcctggat cgacgagcat
    10381 cgccatctgc tcaaaccgcc cgtagggaat cgtcaggttt gggaagacgc cgatctgatg
    10441 gtcaccgttg tgggtggccc gaacaagcga accgattacc acgatgaccc ggtggaagaa
    10501 ttcttctacc agcttgaagg cgacatggtg ctgaaaatct atgacggaga ggagttctat
    10561 gatgttccga tccgtgaggg cgaggttttt ctgctgcctc cgcatgtacg ccattcgcca
    10621 cagcgccctc aggaaggctc gatcgggctt gtgattgaac ccaagcgcca gaccggagag
    10681 ctggacgcca tcgaatggta ttgctttgaa tgcggatcac tggtgcatcg agcggaaatg
    10741 cagctaaagt ccatcgttga tgacctgcct ccggtttatc agaagttcta tgcctcggaa
    10801 caagaccgca cctgccccaa ttgtcaggct gtgcacccgg gaaaggaacc gcccgagggc
    10861 tgggtcacgt tgtaaaacaa gatcaaacag gggaagtaat gagacatttc gcaaaaatcg
    10921 ccgcctctgc ggctgcgttg gcactggcgt ctgttgccgc tcacgccgaa gagtttcggt
    10981 taggtctgat cacgccgcca ccgcatatct ggaccaaagc cgccgaagcg tttggggccg
    11041 agttgaatga ggccagtggt ggcgcgcatt cggtatcggt cttcccggcc cgccagttgg
    11101 ggaacgaggc agaaatgctg caacaattgc agaccggcgc gttggacatg gctttcatga
    11161 cggtggccga ggtttccaac cgcgcgcccg agttgggggc gttctatgcg ccctatctgg
    11221 cagatgacat tgggcacgcg gggcgcatcc tgcgatccga tacggccaag tccatgctgg
    11281 aacccttgcc ggggcaggtt ggtgtcgttg gactgggata tgggatggca ggattgcgcc
    11341 agatcgtcag ccggggcgag gtttcctccg ccgaagattt atcaggcctg aaactgcgta
    11401 tcacgccctt cacaccgatt ctggatttct acaacgcggt gggggcagca cccacgccca
    11461 tgcccttgcc tgccgtctat gatgcgctgg ccaatggtca ggttgacgcc atcgacatgg
    11521 atgccgagct gatctgggtt ctgaaatatt atgaacacgc cgacacgatc gtgcagtcgg
    11581 atcacatgat gttcccgatg gtcgggctga tatcggccaa ggtctgggct ggtttgtccg
    11641 aagaagaccg cgcgattatc gcggaactca tggccaaaca tgtggacagc accattgatg
    11701 cctacgtcga aaacgatgcc aaatggctgg agcagatcga gggcactggc aaagcctaca
    11761 aaaaggtcga tgcctcgttc tttggcgacg cgatcgaaga gtggaacggg atctggtccc
    11821 agaagacctc ttcccttgac gctttgcggc agactgcggc agaaacaaaa taacgaaaac
    11881 ggcatgacga aaggggcgca gctcgatcct gcgccctttt tcacgggaga acagcgatgt
    11941 tgtatcggct gtcggcaggc ttggcgcggg tcgagttgtg gtgcgctgcc tttctggcag
    12001 tctgcattac ggttctgatc ttgttgaatg tcgtaacgcg aacggcgggc aacgccctgt
    12061 tctgggttga tgagctggcg atctacgcga tggtctggat gacctttctg ggcgcgtctt
    12121 ccgcattgca ccatcgcagt tctgtgtcga tctccatcgt ttccgacaac gtgcccgaac
    12181 gcgcgaaacc attgatccgc aagggtgtgg acgtggtcgt gtttgctttt tcccttgcga
    12241 tgctgtggtt ctgctggcgc tggttccttc cgctggacat cgccagcagc ggatttgacg
    12301 tggcggcgtt tcaaggtcag acattcaatt tcatctacgc cgagcccacg ctgaccttgg
    12361 gcctgccaaa gtacctgttc tggttggtga tgtggctttt cgcagtgggc gcgacgctac
    12421 attccaccat gcatctgctg agcgccccgg gcaaaggggc acagccatga gccccatcgt
    12481 ctttctggcc actttactac tgtccgtgcc cgtggcgatc gtgctggcaa tcacggccat
    12541 ctggtacatc tgggaaagcg gcaacacggt tctttatgac agcttcgcgc agaaaatgtt
    12601 cggcggtctc gagaattacg gcctgctggc aattcctctg ttcatgttga ccggagaatt
    12661 gatgaacgaa ggcggcatga cccggcgcct tgtcgcgctg gcccgggtgt ttgtcggcgg
    12721 gtttcgcggc gggctggcct atatcaactt gctggcaaac atgttcatgg cggccatcat
    12781 cgggtctgcg acggcgcaga tcgcggtgat gtcgcgcgcc atggtccccg cgatggagga
    12841 ggagggctat gacaagggtt tcgccgctgc cacgacggcc gcgggcgggc tgctggctcc
    12901 ggtcatcccg ccgtcgatga tgtttgtcat cttcggtgtt ctggctcaga tcccgattgg
    12961 tgacatgttc attgcaggaa tcctgcccgg tttgatcctt gccggggcgt ttgcatcggt
    13021 catcaccctg atcgggtggt ggcagagctt tccgaaaggg cattggatga cgcgtgccga
    13081 agccgtccag gccttgatca gcgcggcccc tgccctgctg attccgatgt cgatcatagg
    13141 cggcattctg ttcgggatcg ccacaccgac cgaatccgct gcaatcgcgt ccctgatcgc
    13201 gtttctggtg ggctggttgg tttacgggga cctgaagccg agcaacctgg cacagatgtt
    13261 caaacgcacg gcggccaatg cgtcgatgat cctgttcatg atcgcggccg ccagcgtgtt
    13321 cggctgggtc atcatctatg aggaaatacc gcagcaactg gctgggttaa tcacctcggt
    13381 cacctcggac ccgttcgtgt tcctgctgat cgttaacctt gcgcttttgc tggttggaat
    13441 ggtgatcgat ggcatcgccg cgatcatcct gatcactccg atcctgctgc cgattgcaac
    13501 cggttcatac gatatcagcc cctatcagtt cggcattgtt gcctgcctga accttgtgct
    13561 tgggctgctg acgcccccag tcgggatcgg attgtacatc gcctcgtcca tgagcggcac
    13621 atcgcccggt tcaatcctga aatcgctttg gcctttcctg atcgcagtaa ctttggtgtt
    13681 gcttctgcta agctattacc caagcctgtc aacgctgctg atctgaacca gatacgtttg
    13741 caggcgcatt ccgtcgcaaa catcgtgccg gaaatcacgc tctacttgtt tgcgcccgta
    13801 agctaagctg gcctgaacat gccaactggt cacaaaaagg acaatcatgc tgctcgacac
    13861 tccgatctgc gatttcggtt gggaagcccc ggacttcacg ctcaaggacc cgaacggtca
    13921 ggccttcaag atgtccgatc acctgcaaaa cgggttgcta atcgccttca tctgcaatca
    13981 ttgcccctat gtcaaaacga tcacggaccg gcttgcccag gacacggacc tgctgatgtc
    14041 caaggggatc ggcgtgttgg cggtcatgtc gaacgactat cgcgattacg ccgaagattc
    14101 gccgccaaac atgttggaat tcgcacggca gaacggcttc aactttccat atctcgtgga
    14161 cgaggatcaa tccgtaggaa aggcttatgg tgctgtctgc actccggatt tcttcggatt
    14221 gaatgcggat ggaaagttgc agtaccgggg ccgtctggac aatctgggcc gcggccagac
    14281 aggcaagcgc gaaccagaac tggtcaatgc gatgctgcaa attgccgaga ccgggcaagg
    14341 cccccaggac cagattccat caatgggatg ttcgatcaaa tggacccgag gctaggccat
    14401 ggagatcacg tcactggatc atgtcaacct ccgcaccacg cgtttggacg agatgatcga
    14461 ttggtactgc aacttgctgg ggatgcgggt cgggccacgc ccgcccttcc cttttcccgg
    14521 agcctggctt tatgtcgaag aaaacgcttt cgtgcatctg gtcggtgtcg aggccgaggc
    14581 cacgggttcg gacgcagacc taaagcttga gcatttcgct ttttcggcga cagggttgga
    14641 tcggttcgaa gcgcatctta aaacaaatgg cgtctcctat cgccgtgtag aactgacggc
    14701 gatcgacacc gttcagttga acgtctggga tccggacggc aatcacattc acatcgattt
    14761 tcggaccgac gaatagagat ggcaggctcc gatacagttt cgtgcaatga aatttcctca
    14821 cccttaaatt gaacacttga ccggaattcg cgggtcgtcc ttgatagaac tgtgttttcc
    14881 cggactatgc ccggggctgg tccttttaac catagggaaa tggggaatgc ttggatccgc
    14941 ctggttgcgg tcatgcatgg tggtcaaatg gctgacattg atgaatggct gatccgaaac
    15001 ggcttgtcca aatatgtcga tgccttctcc cggcacgagg tcgaactggg tgatctgccg
    15061 gaactgagcg acgatgacct tgtcacgatc ggcctgcccc ttggacccag acgccgcttt
    15121 ctgaaagcaa tacgggatga aaccgggcag gctgcgggat cacatcgcgc gcatcaagaa
    15181 cccaacatca ttgcagagcg cagacagctg acggtcatgt tcattgatct tgttggatcg
    15241 acggcgatat cgcaaaagct ggatcctgaa gatctggccg aggttctgag gctgttcaaa
    15301 gagacctgcg ccgctgctgt cgccgctttt gacgggcata tcgccagtta ctatggcgac
    15361 ggtatcatgg tgttttttgg ctttccgcat gcgcatgaag acgacccgga acgcgccatt
    15421 catgcaggtc ttcggatcgt tcgcgaaatt ccggaactcc gcacgcatgc acatcttgaa
    15481 gtccgcatag ggatcgcgac cggcctggtt gtcgtcggtg acctgcgtgg agagaagatg
    15541 ttcgaggatg gcaccgccat gggcgagacc ccgaacctgg ccgcacggct tcaatcgatg
    15601 gctgatccgg ggacaatgat cgtcgcgccg acgacgcggg aactggcggg tgatgcgttc
    15661 gaatatgtgc gccggggcac gtttcaattg aaaggctttg ccaaagaggt cgaagcctgg
    15721 caagtcaccg gcacgcgcca gactctcagc cgttttcttg cggcagacga cgcccggatg
    15781 agttcattgg tcgggcgcgc gcaggagcat gaaacccttc aaagcaagtg gaagctggcc
    15841 cgtcagggtc aaggtcaggt ggtgctggtc tcgggcgagg cgggcatagg aaagtccagg
    15901 ctgatcgaag agcttcgccg cacgatcccg gatgcaaaac accgacagct tcgatttcag
    15961 tgttcgccct ttcatgacgc aagcgcgttg tatccgatca tacgccagct tgaaaacgcg
    16021 gccgaacttc gggccggtga cagtgcggac aaaaaattga acaagatcaa cggcgttctg
    16081 ggcgatcctt ctgaagggtc actgaaactg gctgcggcac tgttgtcggt cccgtttgaa
    16141 gacaggcttg gcccgctgga tctgacccct gagcagatca tgaagcagac gctggacatg
    16201 ctggtcaacc atgtgatcgg catggcgcag gaaaccccga ccctgttgct gtttgaagat
    16261 gcacattgga tcgatccaac gacaaagact ctgcttgatc agcttgtaac ccggatagag
    16321 gacgcgcgcc tgctgatggt catgagctat cggacaggct ttgatccggg ttggccacaa
    16381 tcacgcaacc tgatgcacgt cgcgcttcaa caactggatt tcgcgcaggt caaagagatc
    16441 gtgaacgatg ttgccaaggg caagaccgtc cctgacgaag ttcaccatct gattgccgcc
    16501 agatccaacg gtgtcccgct gttcgtagaa gaggtgacga aggatctgct ggaatccgat
    16561 cttctgaccg aacgcgccga cgcctatacg atcgaccggt ccacgccatc agccactgtg
    16621 ccgaagacac tgcatgatgc cttgatggct cgtcttgatc gactgagctc ggccaaggaa
    16681 gtggcacaga tcggcgctgt cattggcccg caattctctt atccgatgat tgcaagcgtg
    16741 tcccgttttg atgaacgggc gttgcgttcc ggtctggatt tgctggtgga tgccgggatc
    16801 gtgatcgttt cagactcaga gcccgaggaa acgttcagtt atcgtcacgc tctcattcgc
    16861 gacaccgctt acaacagcct gctgaaacgc gagaggcgaa cgctgcatgc gcgtgtggtc
    16921 caagcactga actctgcctc gttgcacgaa aattctgccg gtccggaaat tctggctcat
    16981 cactacacga tggcagatat gccggacgaa gcgatagaac actggtatct ggccgggcaa
    17041 cgtgccgttg aacgctcggc cgggattgaa gcagccactc agctggggcg tgcgttggcg
    17101 ttgcttgaac agcaggaaga ctcggttgac cgcgaccgca tggaaaccaa gatccagacc
    17161 ttgcgggccg gcgttctgcg ctcgaccgct ggcatcgcgg ccgatgaaac gggggcggtg
    17221 tatgcccgga tccgcgacct gtgcaatcgg ctgggcgaaa ccgaacaatt gttccctgtg
    17281 ctcaatggtc tctatgcgta tcatctggtc cgcggcgaat acgaccttgc caaggacgtc
    17341 gcggcgcagt tgctggacct gtccaagctg accgacgaaa cgcatcacat aatgattgcc
    17401 catcgggcca tgggtgccgt cttgttgcat attgggcagc aggacgccgc ctatgcacat
    17461 ctgcgacaag cgttgcactt gtatgatcct cagcagcaca gccgtcttgc ctatgtctac
    17521 ggcacggatc atgctgccat tacatcctgc ttcctgagca tgacggtctg gttgcgcgga
    17581 gaacccgacc gcgcgctcga gatccagcat caggcgatct cggcggcgca gaaactcaat
    17641 cacgctcata gcctggcaca gacgctgaca tatctgtgta tgttgcacct gttgcggcgt
    17701 gaacctgaac aggtttacga cgttgccgcg cgccttgagg aactggcaac caaacacacc
    17761 ttccccttca tgacactgac ggcgaatgtc tggcggtgtt gggcggacgc gcagatcaag
    17821 ccaggcccgg aaacgatccg agcaatgcgc gacgcgtccg aagcctggtg ggccagcggg
    17881 gccggaaact acaaaccggt gttcctgacg gcccttgctg aagcttcatt gaaggcgaac
    17941 gacccgaagg cggctcagcg cctgctggat gaagcccgtg aacaacaggt tctgaccaat
    18001 gaagcctggg ctcagcccga gacggatcgg atacaggcgt tggtgcgctc catgggcact
    18061 gccgcagatg atctgttcac ggaggctctt gaaaccgcac gcaaacagca ggcaagaatg
    18121 ttcgaactgc gcacagcggt ggattacgtg caaacctgcg accgctttgg ctgctcaccg
    18181 gcctcgccgc cggatcttgg aaagattctg gctatgatcg ttggcggcgc gcagacccgc
    18241 gatgtcgcgc gggccatgtc tttgctcaat caatcgaaag tgtcgtagag tacttacccg
    18301 gccagttctg cgggcaacac ctttccgttc atcctgtcgc cccgcaggac caaaggcaaa
    18361 atgctgcgct gtttcaactc ggttgcaact cgtcctggta tccgaacaac gcaggttgac
    18421 cacccgtgtg cagcagaaca actttctgac cttttttgat gatgccttgt tcaagcagtc
    18481 caagaagccc cgcaaaggtt ttggcagaat aaacagggtc aagaaagatg ccttcggagc
    18541 gcgccatcag ggtcaacgcc tcgcgggttg ctcgaccgac ccgcccatat ccgggtgcca
    18601 aagcgccgtc ccaggtacag atgtcttcca tgaccaaagc agggtcgaaa cccatcatgg
    18661 tcgccaatcg cctcaggacc ttttgcagac gcgcgtgctg ctggttctga tcgcgacgca
    18721 cgcatatgcc gtagaccggc gcagactgcc cgactaaacg caatccggcc aggaacccgc
    18781 catgggttgc cccgcttcca gacggcacca ctgcggcgtc gaaatcgctg atctgagtat
    18841 gcaactcggc cgcccccgcc acatagccca atgcccccag cggagggtga tcgatgccca
    18901 gatggatcac gtatggtttt cgacccatag caaccagatc ctcggcacgt tcgtgaagag
    18961 cgccgtcagc gcccgcctcg tcctcacccc tgggatagcc aatatgttcc gcccccagaa
    19021 gctgtgccag aagaacattt ccggatcgat ggtagtattc gcccatattc gtcacgcggt
    19081 cctccaattg aagaacggat gacattccca gctttgccgc cgcagctgcc gcagtgcgca
    19141 cgaaattgga ttgcacggca cctgtgatca ggatggtgtc cgcccgctgc ctcagcgcct
    19201 cgcccatata aaattccagc tggcgggtct tgtttccgcc gaagctgagc ccggtcaggt
    19261 cgtcgcgctt gatccacagg tccagcccca gttggtcaga aagacgctca agccgttcga
    19321 ccggtgtgac cgatgtcatc aaccttgcgc ggggatagtt tgaaagcgct acgtctatca
    19381 tggaccaggt gcccttcatt ttcatgcaaa agactcgtgc cgatggatgg cactgctgat
    19441 caggatagtg aggttttgga aagcgtggaa gacagccggt cacgcgcaaa agcgtccgac
    19501 tggagccccc gttgaagcgg gccagtttcg gatcacgggc tttccgtgaa tttgcaacgt
    19561 caaagggtcc ggtcgacggt gatcaatcac ctctcgctgg tgtcgctttc ggcgtagttg
    19621 cgcaaatcgt ccatgtcggc gatatccgcg tggttcctgt tgatcttgac gccaatgggt
    19681 ttcaaccgcg aaaacgcgcg gctcaggctt tcgggcttca tccccagacg tccggcgatc
    19741 agcatcttgt cgtaaggcag ttccacctcg cagcgaccgg actcgcgatc gcacaggttc
    19801 aacagaaact ctgcaacgcg ttgcgccccg gtttgcgcct tcaattgctc cagctgcgcc
    19861 accagagcat gcagatgcgt gaacgtcgca gccagaattg aaacgccgat ttccgggtct
    19921 tccttcatca gggacagcaa caccgggctg ggaatatgca tcacttcaca ggctgagacg
    19981 gcttcggcgg acacgggata cggcacgttg cgcagcgcaa cggcctcacc gaagctttct
    20041 ccgcgggtga aaacgctcac caccgcttct gccccggtcg gagagatacg gaacagcttg
    20101 acccaacccg ccagcacgac gtgcacggcc ttggcttctt cctcttgcag aaagatcgtc
    20161 tcgccacggt catattgccg ccaaatcgct tgccgcagca atgtatccac atgctgatcc
    20221 ggcaagctgc gcagaagcag agactgccgc gcaatcgcct tttgtgcctc gtgtgacatg
    20281 aaggcactcc cttcttcatc cagtccgggc gatggcccgg gatatcatcc ccaatgccct
    20341 gctatgccaa agccggcgtg gcagtgccag cctttttctt gaagatcaac ttgacaattg
    20401 tcatgtcacg gggcccgtcg ctgtcctagg ttcggttcac agccagttat ccggggagca
    20461 tgtcagatgg atttcgagcg atttttcagc cagagcctcg acgctttgaa agatgaaggg
    20521 aactatcggg ttttcatcga cttgcagcga cgttgcggag ccttcccgaa cgctcgccag
    20581 accgatggtt cgatccagcg ggatgtgcgt atctggtgct cgaatgacta ccttggaatg
    20641 gggcaacacc ctgcggtcat caacgccatg cacgatgcgc tggagcgttg tggcgccggt
    20701 gcgggcggaa cgcgcaacat ttcgggcacg acgcatgacc acgttctgct tgaggcagaa
    20761 ttggcagatc tccatggcaa agaggccgct ttgctgttca cctcgggcta tgtatcaaac
    20821 tgggccgctc tgggaacgct ggctgcgaag atccccggtc tgatcgtttt ctctgatgcg
    20881 ctgaaccatg cctcgatgat cgaaggcatc cgccactcac gggcgcagaa ggtgatatgg
    20941 aaacataacg accttgcgga tctggagacc aaactggccg ccgccgaccc cgacgcgccc
    21001 aagatgatcg cctttgaatc cgtctattcc atggatggtg atatcgcgcc gatcaaggaa
    21061 atctgcgacc tggccgagaa atacggcgcg atgacctatc tggacgaagt tcacgccgtc
    21121 ggcctctatg gcccgcgcgg tggtggcatt gccgagcgtg agggcctgat ggatcgcctg
    21181 accgtgatcg aaggcacgct gggcaaggcc ttcggcgtgg ttggcggcta catcgcagcc
    21241 tccgcagcgc tgtgcgattt cgttcgcagt tttgccagcg gcttcatctt caccacggcc
    21301 ctgccgcctt cgatcgcggc cggtgctgcc gcatctatcc ggcatctgaa acagtcaagc
    21361 gccgagcgtg atctgcaaaa agcccgtgtg gatcaggtgc gcgcccgtct ggatgcggaa
    21421 gggataccgc atctgccgaa ccccagccat atcatcccgg tgatggtggg cgacccgctg
    21481 aagtgcaagt tcatctcgga tacgcttctt gaagaattcg gcatctatat ccagccgatc
    21541 aactatccca ctgtccccaa aggcaccgaa cgtttgcgga tcacgccgtc cccggtccac
    21601 acagatgagg acatcgatca tctggtcggt gctttgtcag cgctctggca gcgttgtcag
    21661 atcgcgcgga tcccacaggc cgctcagtaa tcagaccccc ctttgcttga cttatgccgc
    21721 ctctcggggc ggcatttttt gcctcagatc aggtagagcg caaagatcac tactgaaaat
    21781 cccgtcaaca ccatggtgaa cccacgcagc cagctttggc tgttctccaa atccagatag
    21841 tgtttcagga tcacgcgagc cttgatcagc gccaacaaca ggataccgcc agcaatgatc
    21901 gcggtcggtg ccccaatcaa ggtcagcagc gcggatccca cgctgagtgc caaaagccca
    21961 agccacgcct gggtcagaga gttcggcgac ctctgacgtg aactgttcgt caaagatgaa
    22021 ggttggggca tccgactatc ccagcagata gatcactgga aacagcatga tccagaccag
    22081 gtccaccatg tgccagaact gcgcgcccgc ttcgacgtta ctggggtcgt cgcgccagga
    22141 caccagcaac agaattccaa ccccggcgag gacatgcgcg gcatgaaagc cggtcagcat
    22201 atagtagaac agaaagaatg gatgcgtttc gtatcctatc ccctgagacg ccttgtcggc
    22261 gtattccgta cccttgatga tcaggaacac gacacccaga agcgcggcaa agatcaacgc
    22321 caaacgggcc cgcaaacgtt gcatgctccg ccgccaatgc aacgcctgtg cggccagata
    22381 gccggatgtc accaataccg ccgtgttcaa ggccgcaccc gtgcgatgca gatgcgactg
    22441 cgcctcggca aagcccgccg gatcggtcag acgtaccccc atgaaggcga tcatccccgc
    22501 gccaaagacc agcagttccg aaatgatcag aacccacatc aggaactcgc ccggcagttc
    22561 gtcgatcaga ggggcatcac tcatccgccg accaactggc gatagatctg cggcagggcc
    22621 atggtcaggc gatgcggatc tggaatgacg gcgaaaccgc cctgcccgaa catgcgcgga
    22681 aaccagcttt tgccggtttt atcgatggta acgccgaaca ccgactgtcc ggcccggcgc
    22741 gcctcgcgta tggccatgca ggtatcttcg atgccgtggc gcccctcgta gtgatccagg
    22801 tcgtttggct ttccgtcggt aatgaccagc agcaatcggc gcttgcggga ctggctggcc
    22861 agatctgctg aacagtgtcg gattgccgcg cccaaccttg tataatgtcc ggggcgcagc
    22921 gacgcgatgc gctgttcaac tttggttccc atcggttcgt caaaccgttt gcaacgctgc
    22981 acatagacgc gctgacgctt gagggagctg aacgcatgaa tggcgaaatc gtcaccgcaa
    23041 gcattcaggc cccaggccaa ggccgccagc gcctcgcgtt cgatatcgat cacggcgcgg
    23101 cctgtgaccg cgctttcggt ggatcggctg acatccagaa ggattgacac cgccagatcg
    23161 cgggcctcgg ggcgggattg catccagacg cgttccgtcc cttcaccatt tgcgcagcgg
    23221 tcaacctgcg cccgaacggc ggcttccata tccagctggt ccccgtccag atggccccgg
    23281 gtcatcacgc gccccgggcg cagtgcctcg aattggcgct tgacggcacg aatgcgccgc
    23341 gcagtggccg gatccttgcc gaactcggca gcatcgtcgc ggatatcggc atccgaaagc
    23401 agaacgttca catgatccgg caggtattga cccgtccgca cgtcccattc gggatataga
    23461 atacggcctg acaggcgttc gcggttgacg tcttcgggcg ccagatcaag gtgaagcttc
    23521 aacctggtag gcggcgcctt tgagatctga ccaagaccga tctcttcctg atcgtcagcc
    23581 gccttcttgg cgttgtcggg atcgtcgtca tcgatgcggc ggttgatatt cagaaactcg
    23641 gcccaactga ggatggcttc gaacttgtgc agaatgaaac tgtcgctgcg ctcggcctga
    23701 tccgatttgc ggcgccgggc acggtgtgtc ttttcgccag attcctctgg cgggccttcg
    23761 gtatcggggt tttcaacctc gttgtgttcc gagaacccaa ctgcgcgcaa ctccggccac
    23821 aggggaaccg ggcgcaacgg ctgatagccg cgcggggcga tcaggtcgtc gtcaagtgcc
    23881 agaaggtgct cggcctgacc cgacaggggc ttgggatcgc ccagcatatg acggatcagt
    23941 tcttcgaccg cggcctcggc aggcggcagg ctggggatgt cgcgctgata cagcacaccc
    24001 ttgcacagct cggtatacag cggacgcaag cctggcgcat cgtccagagt cgcctcgacc
    24061 atatgccggg cggcgatcaa ggcacgcagg tcggcacgca gaggatcttc ttcgtcaatt
    24121 cgggttccgg catgggccgc ggcggcggcc aaccagacat agagcgcgcc gtttgcctcg
    24181 cgcgcgggga atactgccag acggtcgggc agacgcaaaa tctctccgtc gaacgaggcg
    24241 cgcggcatca attccacttc ggttgcaagt ttgcggcgcc aactcaggcg gtggcgcgaa
    24301 acctcgggtg agaccgggcg caattcaacg cccggactac ccccaagccc ccgaaagagg
    24361 actgccagcc gccccgcgac ctcggaaagg tcgaccgcgg ctccaacatg cacctggggt
    24421 gcatcgaggc ggctggcaag ggtgtgccac agtttcccga tggtttcttc gggttcccat
    24481 ggctcaaagt cgatcctgac catcgccggc ctcacccaaa gacggcggtg acaagatcga
    24541 ggagcccgcg tttgatatcc tcgtcatcgg tcagaggttc gatcatggcg gcaaggatgg
    24601 cgcggtcggt ggacatgccc tgcgcgatca gcgtcgcagc atagacgacc agccgggtgg
    24661 acacgccttc ctcgaggtcc tgacccttga gcccgcgcag cttgcccgcc aaccgcacca
    24721 gcggcttaca gcgttccagc ggcaggccgc tttcctgcgc gaccacttcg gcttccatct
    24781 gaggcgaggg aaagtcgaac tccaacgaga tgaaccgttg gcgggtcgaa ggtttcaggg
    24841 ttttcaagat gttctgatag ccggggttgt aggacgccac cagcatgaaa ccgggcgcgg
    24901 cctcaagctc ttccccggtg cggtcgatcg gcaggatgcg ccgatcgtcg gtcagcgggt
    24961 gcagcaccac ggtcacgtcc ttgcgggcct cgaccacctc gtcgagatag cagatcgcac
    25021 cttcgcgcac cgcgcgggtc agggggccat cgacccagac ggtttcgccg cccttcagca
    25081 gatagcgccc gatcaggtcg gcggcagcga gatcgtcgtg gcaggccact gtataaagcg
    25141 ggcggccaag cttcgcggcc atatgggcga caaaccgggt cttgccgcaa cccgtcgggc
    25201 ctttcagcag aaccggcagg tcgtttttgt aagcggcgtt gaagacgtcg cactcatcgc
    25261 cctggggcag gtagaagggg gcgtttgccg ccccctcttt caggttcatg gagccatcca
    25321 tatccatcac tccgcagggg tttcagccgc gccgggttcg atgacctctt tgcggggaac
    25381 ccagatcgaa tagatgaaca gcagcgcccc gaggacaacg accagaccag agccaagacg
    25441 catccagtag aagatcgcga tctggtcctg tacgtccatg aagtagtctc cgaccacgcg
    25501 ctgcatatgt gtctgcacgg tgccgccgaa ggtcaacacg aaggtcatga agaccatgcc
    25561 gctggtcatc agccagaacg agcccatgtt cagaacctga ttgtagggat cacggttctt
    25621 caggatcggc atcgcatagc tgaagatcgc caggttgagg cagacatagg cgccgtagaa
    25681 ggccaggtga ccgtgggctg cggtgatctg cgtgccgtgg gtatagtagt tcaccccgtg
    25741 cagcgtgtgc aggaagcccc agacaccggc accgaagaac gcaagcgtag cacagcccag
    25801 cgaccacagc agcgcggcct tgttggggtg gtcacgacgg cctttccaga ccatgacgaa
    25861 ggcaaaggcc atcatcgcaa agaacgggat cacctcgagg ctcgagaaga tcgaaccgat
    25921 ccactgccag tatgcaggcg taccgatcca gtaatagtgg tgacctgtgc caaggatgcc
    25981 cgagaacagc gcggcggcga cgatgacgta tagccatttt tcgactacct cacggtccac
    26041 accggtcagc ttgagcatca gataggccag gatcgaggcc atgataagtt cccacacacc
    26101 ttcgacccac aggtggacga cataccacca gtattgcttg tccagcgaca ggttgcccgg
    26161 gttgtagaag gcgaacagga acagcagcgc cagaccccaa aggcccagaa gcaggatgtt
    26221 ggtaatggct gtcttcttgc ctttcagaac ggtcatcgac acgttgtaaa ggaagatcaa
    26281 tgcagccacg acgataccgg ccttgaccca tttgggctgt tccaggaact cacgcccttc
    26341 tttgcccagc agccagttgc cttcgaacag gttgaagaca taggtgacga ccacgcccaa
    26401 tgtaccgaca acaaggatga tcagttgcag ataggccagc ttgggcgagt ggatctcgcg
    26461 ctcggcttct tccgggatca ggaagtaggc cgcgccaaag aaacccagga tcagccagac
    26521 gatcagagag ttggtgtgca gcatccgcac gatgttgaac ggcagaagct cactcaggaa
    26581 attggggaat acatagatga aaccggccag aaggccgccg atcacctgta tcgcgaacaa
    26641 cgccatggct accgcaaagt aggcataggc gattttttgg gattcgtatt tcattgtttc
    26701 gttccctttc tcagcctgcc tcgttgggcg gccagccctg cgcgtcgatg ttgtccgtcc
    26761 agatcaggaa gttggtcagg tcacggagtt cttcgtcgct gaggttgaaa ttgggcattt
    26821 gccgacgacc gggaatgccg gtcggttgtg cttccatcca gcccttgagg gattcaaagg
    26881 ctgattccgg gtcgtccagc acgccccagc gggtcatcac gttgccgact tccggagcaa
    26941 agtaagcccc ttcacccaga atcgaatgac agtttacaca cgcgtgtttt tcccagacat
    27001 gcttgccccg gaccacactg tcatccagct ttgcggcatt ttcggaattg acgatatacc
    27061 agtgggaatg ggccgaaagg gccagaaaga taagaatgaa gaacagtgac ccgccataaa
    27121 aaatattgcg ggccatgctc tttgtcatga cgtctcgcat tgcgctctcc tttgcgcaga
    27181 ttagctagtg tcagcaacat gacgggcggg acgcggcagt gccttaacga aagtcaagac
    27241 ttctcaagta tgctctggaa cgaggtcaga tgcctgacaa acagcaagaa ccacgaaaaa
    27301 gcctggggtt cgccttgata tcttaaccaa tcgtgaggaa tgtcgcgtcg acattttagt
    27361 atggcagagc tatccaagcg cttgagagaa caagtgtaaa ttccgcgtca aagagtgatg
    27421 ggttaaaatg gcaaactatt cctatatcgg ttatacgccc ggcgtaatca cggtgaatac
    27481 gattgggccg gatacggtta cattggatgt caattttgat cctgacacgg atcgtcgttt
    27541 gttcagcgtg acagacgcag ccggtggatt tattcaaaac ggcggcggac cacccattgt
    27601 cgatactggc gatgttttca acggtgaccg cttcgacaac gaagacggcg atgatctgac
    27661 gcagaccggc accatcacca cccttgatgg ctcgaccacc tttcttagtg gcccaattta
    27721 cctggaagaa tcctatattc tgtccaaacc aggcgggggt acgattacag tttatcgtgt
    27781 ggaagttgcc ggaactttgg gtggttacat aacctctgaa ccccttgtgc ccggcacgac
    27841 atactcgatg aacatcgtga atgttacgcc gaccaatgct cctgacacaa cagatccgac
    27901 tactatcatt gacgtgccgt gcttcgtagc cggaacattg ataatgactc caaaaggtcc
    27961 gaggactatc gaggatttga aggtgggtaa cgcggtcgtc accgcggaca acggactgca
    28021 acacatacgc tggatcggca cgcggcatct ggaccaagca gcgcttcgcg cccgtcccag
    28081 gctgaagccc atccggatcc aagccggttc actgggtgat cacttgcccc agcgtgatct
    28141 tttcgtgtca ccgcaacacc gtatgctggt ccggtcgccg attgccgtca gaatgttcga
    28201 cgccgaagag gttcttgttc ctgctcacat tcttgtcggc gtgcccggca tttcaatcgc
    28261 tgatgacacc tgtgctgtga cctatgtcca tcttttgttc gaccgtcacg aaatcatcta
    28321 tgcggaaggc gcaccctccg aaagcctgct taccggcgcg caggccttgt ccagtgttca
    28381 cccggacgca cgggcggaaa ttcttgaatt gttccccgaa ttggatcagt gcaattacgt
    28441 tccgctggcc gcacgacgga taccggaaaa agggaaacgc gctcgtgcct tggtccatcg
    28501 tcatatcaag aatgagcggc ctctgattgc taaacgataa gcgccgcccg aacagacttc
    28561 aggactgttg cacggcgcgg gggccggtca gggcaggcca catggcaaac agatacagcc
    28621 ccattgctgc gatccaaaat ccatccgcag tcagcatcgc cgtcatgtac cctcctgtca
    28681 tgtcggatcc cagccaacgc acaagcgctg caaccgccat caagccatag gcaatcgcca
    28741 tgggctttgg cgcgacaagg gggcggccgc tgtggcccaa ggcggcgcgg ctcattacgg
    28801 caagggtcat gccgccaacg caaccaatgc ccagaacgtg gagcgcgccg atctcatttc
    28861 ccatcccgat ggcagccaac ccccagagaa tcagacccag cgccagcatc ccgagaccca
    28921 gatgcagcgc gatcaggatc ggttgacgca aggcccagcc tgttctccaa cgcgccatgc
    28981 gcatcagttg aacactgccc atcaccaaag caacggcccc cgcaacaggc ccgacatcaa
    29041 gtgcaagcac aagcaggggc agcaacagcg ccagaatcat cgtcgccctg tccagcctgg
    29101 ccacggatac cggccacgat gcttcgggtt gacccgctct tttcatggca ttgcgtgtaa
    29161 aagccggcgt aatccggcca cccaggatcg cgatcatcga acacaaggtc aaaagcccgg
    29221 cccgaatgcc ggtgttcagc gtatccaccg tgacccccat ccattccaaa tgaaccataa
    29281 cgttcgaggc caacatcaga accagaagat acagaaacac catattctgg ggctttggcc
    29341 gacgaaccag ttggctggca atcttcagcg ccagaatggg aacaaagctt aggtccacaa
    29401 cagcgacgaa caagggtggc aacactccgg aaaaccagac cgccagacgc ccggccatcc
    29461 agatcaatgc gacaagcgta ataaaacggg cccgcgcctc gggcgcaccg gtccagttcg
    29521 gcacggcggt cagaaaaaac ccccccaagg cggccgttgc atacccgaaa atcatctcat
    29581 gcgcgtgcca catcaccggg ggcatcgcgt aactctgttc catgtagggc atcagcccgt
    29641 cgagcgacgc caaccatacg ccccacgcga cccctgcaaa cataccgtaa agacccgccg
    29701 aaagaaaaaa gacccggaac ccttcactga aaacacgcgc gattacagct gtcatgcctg
    29761 ctctccatag ctttttccgc cgttgaacaa tgtgtagtgc ccacaagacc cggcgccctt
    29821 aaccaaaatc aagaccgggc ttaaacatgt gtgaaaaaca caagttttat tgggggtttt
    29881 gatccgtatt ttctgtccaa agtgcctggt ctgcgccctt cccgttgact ttggtcaagg
    29941 atgacatcca cgtgatgttt cactctcgac accgcctcac cacgcatatg gagagtgatc
    30001 atgtcacttg gaatcagcta caacaaaccc ggccgcgcct tcggggtcgg attggcaatg
    30061 ttgttgggca gcgtcgctgc tccgactttc gccgaagagc caactttgag cgaagaagcc
    30121 tttgaatcgt ctaaacagct ctatttcgaa caatgcgcag gctgccacgg cgtcttgcgc
    30181 aaaggtgcca cgggtaaaaa cctggaaccg cattggaaaa agaccgcagc cgacggcaca
    30241 gtaacagaag gcggcaccct ccaactgggg caggaacgtc ttgaaaagat tatcgcctgg
    30301 ggtaccgaag gcggcatgaa caacttctcg gacatcatga ccgagcagga aatcaaggat
    30361 atggcgacct acatcatgat ggagccgcca aaaccacctg aaatgtcgct ggaacagatg
    30421 atggcgacgc gtaaggtcta tgtcgaagaa gaggactatc cgaccgagcc gctgcacggc
    30481 cgcaactggg aaaacttctt tgtcgtcatc gaacgtgacg tcggcaaggt ggccgtgatc
    30541 gacggcgaca ccaaagaagt gctgacgcac atccccaccg gttatgcagt gcacgttctg
    30601 aaagcatccg agcaccactc gctggaagag cctgaacagc ctggccggtt ctggtacacc
    30661 atgggtcgcg acggcaagat gaccaagatc gacctttggc agacgccgga caagatgttg
    30721 gtatccgaag ttaagattgc atatgacgcc cgtgacgtcg ccgtttccgg cgatggtaaa
    30781 tacgtcatcg gtggtggcta ctggccgccg cactttgcaa tcgttgatgc ccagaccatg
    30841 gaaccggtca aggtcgtatc gacccgcggc gtgaacgttg acggcgagta tgtggaagaa
    30901 gcccgggtgg ctgccatcta caccactccg aacgaaccca cctggatcgt tgcagtgaaa
    30961 gaactgggac agctgtggca ggtcgattat accgatctgg acaacctgcg gatcgacaag
    31021 atcgacagcg ccaagttcct gcatgacggg ttctttgacc cgacaggccg ttacttccag
    31081 atcgccgcaa acgcgtcgaa caagatggtg gtggtcgata ccgaaaccca caagcttgag
    31141 gcgatgatcg acacagccgc gttgccgcac cccggtcccg gcgccaactg ggtcgacccg
    31201 aactgcggtc ctgtcgctgg tacaacccac cttggcgttg gcaccgtgac tgtctggggg
    31261 aacgatccgg aaaaccgccc ggatgatgcc tggaagatct gctacgaagt ggaaaccgac
    31321 ggccccggcc tgtttgtccg cacccacccg aattcggact acatctgggc tgaccagacc
    31381 aagcacccgg agcctgagat tcagcaatct gtgcaggtca tctcgaaaga gaccggtgag
    31441 atcgtgaaaa ccatccagat caccgaagac gaaggcagcg ccgctgttca cttcgaattc
    31501 aacgcggatg gcaccgaggt ctgggtctct aagtggaacc tgtcagactc gaaggaaccc
    31561 aacggtcaga tcgtgatctt cgacgcgaag acgctggaag aaatcggtcg gattgagggg
    31621 ctttacgccc cgaccggcaa gttcaacgtc tacaaccggt cgaaccacgt cacctgacga
    31681 ggtcaggacg actacaggaa agggcgggcc cctcgcccgc cctttccttg tttgagtcat
    31741 cagccaaact caccggcctg ccaccaaggg ccagacaata cagccaaaac ggagcccgga
    31801 tatgacctcc gaaccggaaa agaaaaaacc gatctggcgc cggtatttcc tatggggaat
    31861 gcctgtggcc ggtatcgccg gggcctttgc cgccggcatc atcttctggg gcgggttcaa
    31921 caccgcaatg gaagccacaa acaccaagga attctgtatc tcatgtcacg agatgcgaga
    31981 ttttgtttac gaagaataca ccggcacgat ccatgacgtg aaccggtcgg gcgtgggggc
    32041 tgtctgttcc gactgccacg tgcccaaaga ctggacccat aagatgatcc gtaagatcaa
    32101 ggcgtccaaa gagctgtatg gcaagatggt cggtaccatc aacacccgtg aaaagttcga
    32161 ggccaaacgt gtacatctgg ccatgaacga atgggagcgg atgaaggcca cagactcgcg
    32221 cgaatgccgc aactgtcacg atttcgaatc gatgatgccc gaattccaga aaccacgcgc
    32281 ccgtcagcag cacctcaatg cgatgactgt aggacaaacc tgtatcgact gccacaaggg
    32341 gattgcacac tcggatgcac gcgaccgggc ggacgaagag tatctggaaa agcttgaagc
    32401 accgaacccg gacttcatcc ggcccatccc tccggaatat ctggccagtc tcgaaaagat
    32461 cgaagccaaa gaggccgctg aagcagaagc agaaaaagcc gccaaaaagg ctcagcaaga
    32521 ggccgttcaa gcccagatcg cagcggctgt tgacgctgct ttagaggaag aacgcgcaaa
    32581 aacctccggt gaagacgccg cggcgccctc tggcggagca agcgacgttg ggtccaacat
    32641 cgactggaac gcagtggccg cggcggatct gaaactcttc taccctggtc aggcctcgtt
    32701 tgaatgggtc cagaatggca agttccatgg tggcgcgcgc cccctgacca aaggcgggga
    32761 tcagtgcacc acctgtcacg ccaaggaact ggacaccatc ggcaacaaga tcgttgcggg
    32821 tggagatctt gagccaaccc cgattccggg caaacgcggt gtcatcgacg caaccgttca
    32881 ggcggcgcat gacgacgaaa acctgtacat tcgcctgcaa tggccggacg cgggtcacaa
    32941 ccctgccccg ttcgtcgatg gcggcaagat ggacccggac aaccagatca aggttgccat
    33001 gatgattacc ggcactggta tcgagcttgg cgatcaggtg ggatgctggg cttcgtgcca
    33061 cgccgacaac acctatatgc cttttgcgcc cgaagcggat gcgatcgccg ccaatgcgga
    33121 tgttaccggt cgcctcaatg ccacggacac cgttaccaag tacatcagcg aaagccgcac
    33181 ggatgttgag atcaaaggtc gccgcggcaa ggccctgggg ggctgggaca agctgaaggc
    33241 cgaggaacag atcgagcagt atctggccga cggcacctat cttgacctga tgcgtgtcta
    33301 cgccgacgga agcgccacca atggctatct gttggagcag cgcgtggtca atgatggtga
    33361 aatcgccgca tcggccgaac tgtccggtgg catgtggacc gtggtgttta cacgccccct
    33421 gaattcgggc gcgcccggtg atgtgccatt ggaggcgggc aaaacctata ccgttggctt
    33481 tgccatccac gacgatttta ccgccgcacg gttccaccac gtgacgctga ataccagcct
    33541 ggcgctggat gatgacagcg cgttcatcaa cgtagtcaaa caatgacgga tcggggccgg
    33601 gtaaaccggc cccggccact tttggaaagg agacatggac catgaaaccc cttcgccttc
    33661 ttcccgcgct gctgcttctg gccgcgcccg cctgggcgga cgaaaccgcc gaaatctgtg
    33721 ccgaggccga agagcgctat gtcgagttgt tcggtcagcc ttcgtcggcc gtcgaagacg
    33781 ccgaagtggt gctgatgtac aaatacaatt tttgcccatc cgaattgacg gtgaaggcag
    33841 gcacaactgt ccgatgggtg aacgtcgaca aacgcaccag ccattccgtt ctgttgaagg
    33901 atggcagcca acctgaaagt gatcggctgt tccccgagga atcggttgaa ctgacctttc
    33961 tcacgcccgg cccacaggac tatctgtgcg gcccgcattg ggagacacag aacatgatcg
    34021 gaatgatcac cgtcgaaccc tgaaacaagg cacaatacag gcaagatgaa ggagcgcggg
    34081 cgcaaatccc gcgctcctta acttatgtca aggaggttgg ttttcgattg ggccaatctt
    34141 cccccatgac acgcccggcc tacccagcaa cgtcttgcaa acgcagcgga tctgcatggg
    34201 ataccgggtc tcgaagactt tcagaccaag cgagtttgca catgagcggt aaggtttttc
    34261 tgattggcgc aggccccggc gaccccgagc tgatgaccct gcgcgcactg cggatgctgc
    34321 aagaagcgga tgtcgtggtt tatgaccggc tggtgtccgc cgacattctg aacttgcacg
    34381 cggaaggcgc ccggctgatc cctgtcggca aggcccccaa atgccacacc gttccgcagg
    34441 accgcatcaa cgaaatactg cttgaagaag ccagcgcagg tcacacggtt gcccggctga
    34501 aaggcggcga ccccatgatc tttggtcgcg gctcggaaga ggctgcctat ctgatggccc
    34561 gcggtgtcgc tgtcgaatac gcaccgggca tcacggcagc ccagggggcg tcttgttcga
    34621 cgggtgtgcc gctgacccat cgcgggctgg cgacttcggt tcaatatgtc accgggcatc
    34681 ggcaggccga caaagtactg gatcttgact ggaaacgtct tgccgatccg gactcgacac
    34741 tggtggtcta catgggcgtc gccaatatcg gtcagatcgc catggggttg atgaccgaaa
    34801 acctgccggg ctcgacgccg gttctggcgg tgggcaaggc cacgacacct gatgagcgtc
    34861 gtcttgtgtc acggcttgac cagctggcca cggatgttcg cgcggccgac ctgaaggcgc
    34921 cgacgctgtt tatcattggc aaggtggttt cgctttatgc cgaacggcct gtggccgagc
    34981 ttctggaaca ggcccatggc taagctggga agacgagatc aggggattgt ccaaacatgc
    35041 accgacagat cgccggggcg ctcggggtgg gcggcgcgaa cctgtctgac cattgccgtt
    35101 ctggccgcga cctctgcttt cgcggcggat gtcatcgatc ccgataccct gaaaagactt
    35161 gtgcatcagg attgcggttc ctgtcacggc ctgtccttga aaggcggtct tggtcccgat
    35221 ctgcgcagtg agacacttga acattacgac gcggatgttt tgaccagcgt catccttgac
    35281 ggcatccccg acaccgcgat gcccccatgg cggcccctga tcagtgaaga agaggccgaa
    35341 tggatcgccc gttacctgct ggaacaggag gcacaatgaa acatttcatt cttggccttg
    35401 cagccacatt gatgatcacc acagcgcagg ctgaaccgac cgcgacaggc gaccttggtc
    35461 tggtcatcga acgcgccaag ggctcggtgc ttcttgtgga tcaatccgac cgtgcagctc
    35521 tggcccggat cgagggattg ggtgatctgt cgcatgcgtc tttggtctat tcgcctgatg
    35581 aacggtttgc ctatgtgttt ggccgcgacg gcgggctgac caagatcgac atcgtgaccc
    35641 gccagatcgt gaaccgcgtc gtgcaggccg gcaacgccat cggcggggcg atttcggacg
    35701 atggcaagct tgtggccgtg tcgaattacg aacccggcgg cgtgcgtgtg tttaatgcgg
    35761 acacgcttga gatggtcgct gacatcccga ccgacagcaa aaccatcggc ctggtcgatg
    35821 cgccgggtcg gcggttcgtt ttcacgatgt gggacactgg ggaaacctgg attgccgatt
    35881 tcgcaaaagg cacaccagag atcaccaaga tcccagacat gggcaagaac ccctatgacg
    35941 cgctgatcac tgccaatggc cgcacctata tcaccggtct gtttggcgag gacggcctga
    36001 ccgcgctgga tctgtgggcc gaaacacccg aaccgatccg ggttcttccc gattacgggc
    36061 gtggtcagga agaaatgccg gtctacaaga tgcctcatct ggaaggctgg gcgctgacgg
    36121 gccgagagtt cgttttgccc gctgtcggcc atcacgaggt tctgtggatc gacgccgaca
    36181 ctctgaccga aacgggacgg accaaaaccc acgggcaacc ggtctttgcc atggcccgcc
    36241 ccgatggacg gcaggtctgg gtgaatttcg cccacccgct gaatgacact attcaggtga
    36301 tcgacagtgt cagcaaacag atcatccacg aattcaagcc cggccccgca gtcttgcaca
    36361 tggagttcac gccgcgcggg catgaagtct ggatcagcgt gcgcgacgcc aacaaggtca
    36421 tggtctacga cacgcacagt tttgaaaaac tgcgcgagat cgacgccgac agcccgtctg
    36481 gcatcttctt caccgcccgt gcgcacagaa cggggctgta aacgatgcga catatcacgg
    36541 acccgatcga ccgtcgcctg ctggacgaat ttcagcgcga cttcccgatc accgagagac
    36601 cgttccagat gctgggtaac gcactcgggc tggacgaagc agaagtcatt catcgcttgt
    36661 cccggatgcg cgccacgggc cgtattacac gggttggcgc caccatcaca cccggcgcgg
    36721 tgacggccag caccctggct gccgtggcgg ctccggaaga tcggttggag gaggttgccg
    36781 ccctgatcga tgccgaaccc ggcgtgaatc acaattatca acgcgaagac gcgtggaacc
    36841 tgtggtttgt tgcgaccgga ccggaccgca cgcatgtcaa cgatactctg gcgcggatca
    36901 gtcgatccac cggattgcag gtgctggacc tgcggctggt acgccctttc aacgtggatc
    36961 ttggttttcg catgactggc ggagtcaaaa acgtacctac ggcgcgaaag gtcgatgcat
    37021 ccgtcatgcg cgagggcgat cgctgcctgc tacagtctct gagttccggg ctgtctttgg
    37081 tctcagaacc ctatgccgct ctggctcgtt cgctgaaacg ggatgtgacc gacgtgatgg
    37141 agcgggtcga agccctgcat gccgccggaa taatctcgcg actcggcgtc attgtgcgtc
    37201 accgggcgct tggctggtcg gccaatgcga tggtggtctg ggacctgccg gcagaacaga
    37261 ttgaaaccgc cggtccggct ttggccgcct tcccgggggt gaccctgtgt tatgagcgta
    37321 atccggttcc cgatgtctgg ccatatcgcc tgtattccat gatccacgcc cgtacacgca
    37381 atgaggcttt ggatgttctg gcgggtgcga ttgcattgcc cgaattggcc ggcgcacgga
    37441 acaaggtcct gttctcaacc cgctgtttca aacagaccgg cgcgctgatt caggcaaagg
    37501 aggtcgccgc atgacgctgg accaaacgga tcgagcgatc ctgaatcgta tgcaagagga
    37561 tctgccgctt acttcgcgcc cttacgcaac cgtcgccaca gagcttggcc tgtccgaggc
    37621 ggaattgctg tcgcgtctga gccgcatgaa aaatgaccgc gtcatcacgc ggttcggtcc
    37681 gttttttgac gccgcggcca tgggtggggc tttctgcctt tgcgcaatgg ccgttccaga
    37741 cgaagaattc gaaaccgtcc tgaccaaagt caatgcacat cccgaggtgg cacataatta
    37801 tgaacgcacg catcggctga acatgtggtt cgtgctggcc accgaaacgc ccgaggggat
    37861 cgaggccacc gccgatgcca tcgaacggga aacggggatc cgtgttctcc gtttccccaa
    37921 acttcaggaa tttttcatcg gcttccgggt ggcggcatga tcgacgcaac agacagacag
    37981 attatcgagt cgctccaggg tggactgccc ttggtggtcg cgccctatgc gcaggtcgct
    38041 gccgatctgg gcctgagcga ggccaccctg ctggaccggc tggccgcgct gaaggcgcgc
    38101 ggggtgatcc gacggatcgc ggcagccccc aaccattaca agctgggcat gacgtcgaac
    38161 ggcatgaccg tctgggacgt gcaggatgac ctgatcaccg aactgggcgc tcatatcggg
    38221 gcactgcctt tcgtcaccca ttgctatgaa cggccccgcg ccctgcccga ctggccctac
    38281 aacctgttcg ccatggtcca cggcagctcg cgcgatgagg tcgaagataa acgcggccag
    38341 attgccgcga ttctgggatc ggcctgctgc ggcagcgaca tcctctattc cacgcgcatc
    38401 ctgaaaaaga ccgggctgcg cctgaaacag aaaggctgaa acatgttccg cctgaccgaa
    38461 tacatgcatc agctggtcaa gccgacaccg gtgcgcaaac ggcgccccgg tccggtaaag
    38521 ccggttgtta tctggaactt gacgcggcgc tgcaacctga agtgccgcca ttgctacacc
    38581 gtctcggcgg atgtcgcgtt cccaggtgag ctcagccatg agcaagccat ggtaaccctt
    38641 gaggatctgg gccagtttcg cgtcccggcc ctgatcctct cgggtgggga accgctggac
    38701 cggttcgatt tcttcgacat tgcaaaacgc gcccgtgatc tggtgccaat gctggccttg
    38761 tcgaccaacg gaacccggat ttacgacgaa accgccgata tgatcgcgga tgtgggcttc
    38821 aactatgtcg gcatttcgct ggacgggatc ggagcgacga atgactggtt tcgtggcgtc
    38881 gagggcgctt ttgcggacgc cctgcgcggc gtgcgagagt gtaaaaagcg cggcatcaag
    38941 gttggcctgc ggttctgcct gaccgaaggc acgcaacatc acttgcctga cttgctgagc
    39001 ctttgtgatg atgaaggtgt cgacaaattc tacctgtcgc atcttgtcta tgcggggcgc
    39061 ggcgacaaga accggggcga agatgccgcg catcagcgca cgcgcaaagg cctggatctg
    39121 ttgctggaac gcgcctggga agccgcatcg ggcggccgtc cgctggatat cgtgaccggg
    39181 aacaacgacg ctgatgccgg atatttcctg aactggattc gcacgcattt cgacgccgaa
    39241 aaggctgcac atgtgcgcgc gcacctggct gcgtggggtg gaaactcaag tggcttgggc
    39301 gttgccaata tcgacaatct cggccgggtc catccggaca cttactggtc tgactacacg
    39361 gtgggcaacg taaagaccaa atcgttttcc gaactctgga ccggcgatga tccgatgctt
    39421 gccatgctcc gcactcgccc acgcccgctg aaggggcgct gcggagcctg cgaactcaag
    39481 gacgtgtgcg gcggcaatac ccgcatccgc gccctgcaat tgaccggtga tccgtgggcc
    39541 gaggatccgg cctgttacct gtccaaccag gaaatcggtg tggatgacgc aggggaacgc
    39601 cttcaggtca caccgtttcg ggggaaaagc catgatccgg cgcatcagtt cttttaagac
    39661 actcacattc ggtacgttgt gctcggtgtt gctggcgggc accgcctggg cggatgccca
    39721 atcggattac gccgaacatt gcgcctcatg ccacggcgag aaccgtctgg gcggggttgg
    39781 ccccgcgctg atccctgaaa cgctcaaacg catgcggggt ccccgggtcg ctgcggtaat
    39841 cgcggaaggg cgcgcggcga cacaaatgcc ggccttctcg cacgagctgg atgctctgca
    39901 aatcgaagag ctggccggtt ggttgaagtc gccgttggaa tccgaccccg aatggggcga
    39961 ggcccagata ttggccagcc ggacgctgga cgaggaatat gtgccggtgg atgcgcccgt
    40021 ctgggacagc gacccgatga acatcacctt ggttgtggaa accggcgatc accatgtcag
    40081 cgttctggac ggcgacacgt tcgaggtttt ggaccggttc gaaaccccct tcgccgtgca
    40141 tggcggcccc aagttcagcc cggatgggcg gtatgttttc atcatgtcgc gcgatggctg
    40201 ggtccagaag tacgacattt gggcgctgaa acaggtgggc cgcgtgcgtg ccggcctgaa
    40261 cagccgcaac atcgccatgt cgggcgatgg caaatgggtg gccgtggcga actacctgcc
    40321 caacagcctg acggtgttgt ccaccgaaga cctttccgtc gcaaaggtca tcgaggtcaa
    40381 aagcaagaag ggcctgccca gccgcgtctc tgcagtctac caggcccctc cgcgggaaag
    40441 ctttgttctg gcgctgaagg atgtgcccga gatttgggaa gtgttctacg gcgccaatcc
    40501 cccgcaatcc gggcttggtc atgatttccg catcgaaggc cagttcaaga accctgatcc
    40561 attccctgtg cgcaagatca ccacagctga ctatctggac gatttctttt tcgaccagag
    40621 ttatgaatat gtcatggggg cgtcccgcga tggcaagggc gggcaagtga ttgatctggt
    40681 gatcgggcac aaggtggccg atctggattt gcccggaatg ccgcatctgg gctcggggat
    40741 cacatggaaa cacggcgata cgaccgtgat ggctacgccg cacctgacag acggcgccgt
    40801 gtcggtgatc gacatggaaa gctgggaaac cgtcaaacgg atcaagaccg aagggcccgg
    40861 gttcttcatg cgcagccatg agaattcgcc ttatgtctgg gccgatgttt tctttggccc
    40921 caacaaggac gcgatgcacg tcatcgacaa gcaaagcctt gaaatcgtaa agaccctgcg
    40981 ccctgcaccg ggcaagaccg tggcccatgt cgagttcacc agagatggca gccacgcgct
    41041 ggtttcaatc tgggaagatg acggcgcagt gatcgtctat gacgcgcaga cactggagga
    41101 aatccgccgc ctgccgatgc gcaaaccttc ggggaaatac aatgtctgga acaagatcac
    41161 cttctcggaa ggaaccagcc actgagggga aatggccagt ttggaaactg gccattctgc
    41221 tgtatccggc cacggcgttg accgtggcca tcaacctgtt tttgctcggg cttatcctgc
    41281 acagcgtcgg gttcggcgca atcgaaccgg tgcctgcaat cctctggtcg attccactgg
    41341 gtattcctgc ggcatggctg gccggtcggt ggctgcgtgg attgatggat gaggccgacg
    41401 ggtaggtgca aattttcagg cacctgacct aagtcaagtt tccgcctgaa agaatcccct
    41461 aagtttcaga aaagaacgcc gagctggatt ctcaatgcct accgtccgcc ccccgcatag
    41521 cctgtttgat cgcgtgtccc gcgcggtgtg cggtttggtg ggtattttcc tgttgctttt
    41581 gcagatgctt ggcccggtgc tggcgagtcc cggggacagc atgtggatcg agatctgctc
    41641 ggaggcaggg gcggtctggg ttgaagtgga ccttgaggaa ggcactgatg acccgaccgc
    41701 gccttgcccg aaatgcgccg attgcgcgct gtgcgcggtg acaacggcag ccccgctgcc
    41761 ggatctgccg ctgctgatgc aatccgaaaa tgtacggaca gtacccgctg caatcgggga
    41821 tctgtgcatt ttgtacaact caaggcgact gtggcccgaa acccgaggcc ccccgttcgc
    41881 gacccaagaa gaatctgaac gcgccctgcg cgcgtccgtg gcgtccaccc tagcaaccgg
    41941 aggtgcgccg tggtcgtaag tcgcgcaatc catttcctgc tggctttcac tctgtcctgc
    42001 ctgatggcga tcagcgccca tgccgacagc ctggccagtt tcctgcccga catcgaacct
    42061 gccgatctgg cccccggcgc cgatgccttt ggcccggtgc gcgatgacgt caaggtcgcc
    42121 cccgtcctga agggcggcga gatcattgcc tgggcattcc tgacctcgga ctttgttggc
    42181 acgacgggtt attccggcaa accgatccac gtcgttgccg ccatcgacaa cgacgcggtg
    42241 ttgaccggag tgcaactggt caagcactcg gaacccatcg tgctgatcgg catccccaat
    42301 tcccgcatgg ttgaattgac cgaaggctat gcgggccttg accttaaggt tgaagccgaa
    42361 accgggggag aggggcacga cctcgacatc atctcgggcg cgacggtcac gatcatggtg
    42421 atcgacgaca gccttgtgcg tggcggtatc aaggtggcgc gtgcattggg tctgggcggc
    42481 ctgtcaccgt tgcaggccga cgggccaaag cgcgaagtcg atatggcgca gaatgcggtc
    42541 catgactggt caaccctttc gggcgacggc tcgatccgtc ggctgacgct ggatgtcggg
    42601 caggtcaatg ccgccttcga ggccaccgga gaccagcgcg cgatcaagcg gcccgaaccg
    42661 ggtgaaccgg atgacacgtt catcgacatg catatggcgc ttgtctcggt tccgtcgatc
    42721 ggcaagtcac tgctgggcga cgccgagtac cagaaccttg tgaactggtt ggacgagggc
    42781 gaacaggcca ttctggtgct ggggcgcggt gcctacagtt tcaaggggtc aggctatgta
    42841 cgcggcggaa ttttcgatcg gatccagttg atccagggcg acaactcggt ccggttcttc
    42901 gacaaacagc aagtacgcct tggcaaggtt gcagccccgg atgcgcccag tttcacagag
    42961 ctggacatct tcaagatccc cgccgatgcc gagttcgacc cgaccgagcc gttccgcctg
    43021 caactgctgg tacagcgtgc cgtgggtgcc gttgagaaaa cctttctgac attcgatctg
    43081 ggttacaaac tgcccgaccg ttacctgctg cccgtcgcag cctctaaggt tgtcgaggat
    43141 gcgaccggcg aagccgccgc caaggctgcc ctgtggcagc gcatctggaa ggatcgcact
    43201 gttgaaatcg ccgttcttgg cgtcatgctg ctggtcctga ccgcgacgtt cttcttccag
    43261 ttccacgcga caatgaatgc gcgggtcttc tactggttcc gcatcggtta cctgacaatg
    43321 accctgttct tcatcggctg gtacgccaac gcgcagctga gcgtggtgaa cctgatggca
    43381 ctggcaggca gcctgcgcac aggattctcg tgggatgcgt tcctgctgga cccgctggtg
    43441 ttcattcaat ggttcgccgt cgccgccgcg ctgttgttct ggggtcgcgg ggcctattgc
    43501 ggatggctgt gtccgttcgg cgcgttgcag gaattgacca acaagatcgc gcgggcgttc
    43561 aaagtgccgc aatggacttt gccctggggt ctgaacgaac gcctgtggcc cgcgaaatac
    43621 atgatctttc tgggtctttt tggcctgagt ttcgtatcga tcccgctggc cgagaaatat
    43681 gccgaggtcg agccgttcaa aacggcgatc attctgaaat tcatgcgcga ttggcctttc
    43741 gtggtctttg cgctggccct gctggggatc gggctgttca ttgaacggtt ctattgccgc
    43801 tatctctgcc cgctgggcgg cgcactggcg atccctgccc gaattcgcat gttcgactgg
    43861 ctgcgccgct acaaggattg cggcacgccc tgtcagacct gcgccaatga atgccccgtt
    43921 caggcgatcc accccaccgg tgagataaat ccgaacgagt gcgtcacctg cctgcattgt
    43981 caggtgctct accagtccga ggacaaatgt cctgtcgtta tccgccagct gaaacggcgg
    44041 gccaagacag ggtcggtcca gatgaagacc ccactcggac aaccaccggc gaaccatccg
    44101 aacgccaaac cgcaatccgt ttcctaaaag gaggaacgaa catgtcggaa catgacaaca
    44161 aactaaccgt cacacgccgt gggatgctgg gtgcaacagc aaccggtgcc gtgctggccg
    44221 ggaccggtct gggctcgacc ctgatgaccg cgaagcaggc gagcgccgcg gccaatgcca
    44281 atctcgaacc gggcgaactg gacgagtatt acggtttctg gtcctcgggt cagaccggcg
    44341 agctgcgcat tctgggcttc ccatccatgc gcgagctgat gcgggtgccg gtgttcaacc
    44401 gctgctcggc cacgggctgg ggtcagacca acgagtcact gaagatcatg accgaagggt
    44461 tgctgcctga aaccaaggag tttctcgcca agcgcggcat gaaaacctat gacaacggcg
    44521 accttcacca cccgcacatg tcgttcaccg acggcaccta tgacggccgc tatctgttca
    44581 tgaacgacaa ggccaacacc cgcgtcgcgc gtgtccgctg tgacgtgatg aaatgcgaca
    44641 agatcaccga gatcccgaac gccaaggcga tccacggtct gcgtccgcag aaattcccgc
    44701 gcaccggcta tgtctttgcc aatggtgaag atgaaactcc gctggtcaac gatggcagcg
    44761 tgctggacga tccgtcgcaa tacgtgaaca tcttcaccgc gctggacggc gataccatgg
    44821 aagtggcgtg gcaggtgatc gtgtcgggca acctcgacaa caccgactgc gactatcagg
    44881 gcaaatacgc cttctcgacc tcgtacaact cggaaatggg catgaacctg gccgagatga
    44941 ccgagaacga gctggaccac gtcgtcgttt tcaacatcgc cgagatcgaa aaaggcatcg
    45001 aagccggcga ttatcaggag ttaaaaggcg tcaaggttct ggacgggcgc aaagggcaga
    45061 acaagaaata cacccgttac atcccgatcc cgaactctcc gcacggcatc aacaccgcgc
    45121 cagacggcaa gcacgtctgc atcaacggca agctgtcgcc aaccgtctcg atcatggacg
    45181 tcaccaagct ggacgccctg ttcgaaagcg acgccgaccc gcggtcctgc atcgtaggtg
    45241 aaccgcagtt gggtcttggc ccgcttcaca ctgcctatga tggccagggc aacgcgttca
    45301 ccacgctgtt cctggacagc cagatcgtga agtggaacat cgacaaggcc atccgcgcct
    45361 acaatggcga ggacgtggac ccgatcatct cgaaggttga cgtgcattat cagccgggtc
    45421 acaactcgac ttccatgggt gagaccaagg atgccgacgg caagtggctg atttcgatga
    45481 acaagttctc gaaagaccgc ttcctgaacg tgggtcctct taaacccgag aacgaacagc
    45541 tgatcgacat ttcgtcggat gagatgaaag tggtgcacga cggcccgacc tttgccgagc
    45601 cgcacgactc gatcatcgtt cgcagcgaca tcgtgaaccc ggtcaacgtc tgggatcgca
    45661 acgacgttac ctgggaagac gcccgcaaac aggccgaagc cgatggtatc gatctggaag
    45721 aaggtgcgga agaaccgatc cgggacggca acaaggtgcg ggtctacatg acctcgcagg
    45781 cgccgacctt cagcctcgag aagttcaccg tcaaacaggg cgacgaggtc acggtttaca
    45841 tcaccaacct ggatgatgtg gacgacgtga cccacggctt ctgcctgggc aactacggaa
    45901 tcgcgatgga agtcgcaccg atggcaaccg cctcggtcac cttcaccgcc gaccgtccgg
    45961 gcgtgcactg gttctattgc cagtggttct gccatgcgct gcacatggaa atgcgcggcc
    46021 ggatgctggt cgaaccgcaa ggagcctgac ccatgcgctg gcccctgctc ataccgctcc
    46081 tgctcggctc gcccctttgg gcggcggact gggatgtgcc caaccgggcg ggggccatca
    46141 atgaaatact ggctcaggcg gcggacggag ataccctccg cctgagcccc ggtgtttatg
    46201 ccgaacatct gattctggac cggcccgtca cgatcgacgg gctgggacag gccaccattg
    46261 acgggcaagg caccggcagc gtcatcaccg taaccggccc gggcgtgacc gtgcgcggcc
    46321 tgacagtgat cggctcgggt tcaagccatg acgggatcga cagtggcatc cagcttacca
    46381 agacggcccg cgcgccggtg atcgaagaca atgaactgct gggcaatctt tacggtatcg
    46441 acattcatgg tgccaaggac agcattgtgc gtggcaaccg gatcgaaggg cgtcaggacc
    46501 agcggatgaa tgaccgtggc aatggcgtct atgtctggaa tgcgcccggt gcgcgggttg
    46561 aggacaatca catccgctat gggcgcgacg ggatcttcgt gaactcgtcc aagaagaaca
    46621 cctttaccgg caacctgttc cgcgatctgc gctttgccgt gcattacatg tatgccgaca
    46681 attcggtggt cagcgacaat gtctcgatcg gcaacgatct gggctatgca gtgatgttca
    46741 cgaccaatgt gaaggtcgca gacaatgtct cgatcggtga ccgtgaacat ggcgtgatgc
    46801 tgaattatgc caacaagagt cagatcaccg gaaacgtggt gatcggtgcc aaggaaaagt
    46861 gcaccttcct ttataactcc aacaagaacg aattcaccga caactggttc cagggatgcg
    46921 gcatcggcat ccactttacc gccggtagcg aacgcaaccg catcgttggc aattccttca
    46981 tcgggaaccg gacacaggtg aaatacgtct cgaccaaatg ggtcgagtgg tccgaagacg
    47041 ggcgcggcaa ctactggtcc gattttgccg cctatgacgt ggatggcaac ggcatcgccg
    47101 atgccccgta tcggccaaac gactcgatgg accatgtgct gtggacccaa cccgcagcca
    47161 aattactgct cggctccccc gccgtgcaac tggtgcgctg gtcgcaatcc gccttcccgg
    47221 ccctgttgcc gggcggcgtg atggacagca acccattgat gcaagcccct gaacccccag
    47281 ctatgaaaaa ggtgcctcat gacggataag gccctgtcaa tcgaccatgt tctcaaggac
    47341 cgaggaaaaa cccgcgttct tgacgatatc accctgtctc ttgcccccgg ccagcgcgtt
    47401 gcgctgctgg gccataacgg cgcgggcaag tcgaccctga tcaaatccat cctcggcctg
    47461 acgccgatcc atggcggagc cattcggatc ggagacgcca cccccggtag tgctcaggcc
    47521 cggcgcgaaa cagcgtatct gcccgaagcg gtgtcgtttc atcccgcgct aaccgggcgt
    47581 gagcagttga ccctgtttgc gcagctttca agcgcaaaag ccgatgtgtc cggtttgctg
    47641 gatcgtgtcg gcctgagtga cgctttggac cgtcggatcg gaacgtattc caaaggcatg
    47701 cggcaacgtc tgggactggc gcaggtgttg ctaggccaac cgaaagtggc gttactggat
    47761 gagccgacaa gcgggctgga cccgatctcg cggcaggacc tctatgccat cattgatgaa
    47821 ttggccgcgc agggtaccgc ggtgctgatt gccagccatg cgctgaccga ggttgaggcg
    47881 cgcaccgacc ggatcgctat catgcgcaag ggccggatgg tggctgatga caccctgaac
    47941 aatctgtcag cgctggccgg tctaccgatc cgcctgaagg tacgcgccag tgccaaccct
    48001 gacgctttgg ccgctgagct gggcggcagc cggatcaacg gcgcatccgt tgaattgctc
    48061 tgcacacccg aagacaagat ggaggccctg cgccggatcg ccgggctggg cgacgcgata
    48121 gcggatttgg aaatgacccc gcccaagctg gaagacctct atcgccacta tgcacaggag
    48181 gatttgcaat gacccgcttc ctcgccatca cccgaactga aatgctgatc ctgcgccgca
    48241 accgctggct gctggttgcc acgctgatca tggtgctgtt cgccttggcg ctgacctttg
    48301 caggcagtgc gccaaccgga acgctgggcg ttgacatgct gaccgtttcg gttgcgtcga
    48361 tgaccacgct gtcggtttac ctcgcgcccc ttctggcgct gatgatctcg ttcgacgcca
    48421 tcgccggaga cgtggaccgg ggcagcctgt cgctgttgct gtcttatccg gccggacgcg
    48481 gagaaatcct gttgggcaag ttcactgccc atctggccgc tctcgctttt gccatgaccg
    48541 tcggtttcgg caccgcgggc gcggtggccg cgttctttgg cggggccgga ccggaaagcc
    48601 tgatggcact ggtgcgcctg atcctcacct cgatcctgtt gggcgccgtg tttctggcgc
    48661 tgggatacct gctgtccgct ttggcaaagg gggccacggc ggcggcgggg atgtcggccg
    48721 ggctctggct ggtttttgtc gtcctctatg atctgggcct gttgggggcc gtcgtcatgg
    48781 ataagggcgg cagcttcacc caatccgtct ttccctgggt gatggtcgcc aacccggccg
    48841 acgcgttccg tctgtggaac atcgcggcga ctgaaggcgt tgccatggca tccggcatga
    48901 caggagcggc gcaggccctg ccggtctggg ctgcacccgt ctccctgctg atctggccgg
    48961 tgctgagctt cgccctcgcc cgcctcgcat tccgtagggt cgagccatga agcgtctcgc
    49021 cttgatcgcg ctggtcgcgt tggcagcctg caaggaagac ctggccgagg cccccgatcc
    49081 ggtggatctg accccggacg cgctgagcta tttctgccag atgaacatcg ccgaacatgg
    49141 cggccccaag gggcagatcc atctggaagg atatcccgca ccgttgtttt ttgcgcaggt
    49201 gcgcgacatg gtggcatacc tcaaaagccc tgaacgtgat gccgacatca cagccgtcta
    49261 tgtcagcgac atgggtattg cgccaagctg gcggcagccg ggtatctcga actggatcgc
    49321 cgcggatggc gcgacctttg ttgtcggcgc caatgtggca ggtggcatgg gtgcgcgcga
    49381 agtggtgcct tttgccgatc ctgccgatgc acaggcattc attgagattt acggcggaac
    49441 ggcactgggc ctgccggaca ttccggacac cgaagtgctt ggccctgtcg atcttgaact
    49501 gtcgttggag acccccgtat gaccgccttg tcgcgccgcc gatttctgat catctcagcc
    49561 gcttgtgctg cggccacacc acttgcggcc tcggacgcgc gctggcacgg gaccgcgctg
    49621 ggtgccaccg ccagcctgcg ccttgtgggt ctgacggacg ccgaagctgc acccatcatg
    49681 gccgccatgg agaccgagat tgcccggctg gaagacatct tcagcctgta tcgtccgcaa
    49741 tcgcagctca gccggttgaa ccgcgatggt gtgctgacgg cgcccgctcc tgaattgttg
    49801 aaggtgctaa gcctcagcac agcgctgcat caggcatcgg gtggcgcatt tgatccaagc
    49861 attcaacccg tgtgggcggc attggctgcg ggcgcgcgcc cggacgatct gattgaagtt
    49921 caacaggcaa taggctggga aaaggtaatt ttcgacgcct cggccattcg ccttccggtg
    49981 cccggaaaat cggcgctgac gttgaacggt atagcgcagg gcgcgatcac cgaccggatc
    50041 gccgacctgc tgcgtgctta tggtctgcgt gatgttctgg tcaatatggg agaggttgcc
    50101 gccctgggtg cacgtggtga cggtgcgcca tggaaagttg gattggcggc gccggaccaa
    50161 acggttctga agcggattga attgagcgat cgggcagtgg cgacatcttc aacgctggcg
    50221 actcagctcg gccaaggcgt cgggcacatc attaccttgg atgggccttc aaaccacgac
    50281 aggaccgttt cggtttcttc cccgaaagcg gcaattgcgg atgggttgtc cactgcgctt
    50341 tgcgcggcat ccgccgacag agccaaagag atcctagcgt tcttccccga cgcccgtatc
    50401 gaattaaacg tttaatgaag aattacaaat ctcagactga acaaaaaaat ccgaaaaagt
    50461 atgatatagg tcaattcgtg cgctgctgaa agcagctagg aagtaaggac gcgaacctat
    50521 caatccaatt tcgagtcgcc agctatgagc cagatgacca gcagacgcgc ttttctaagc
    50581 gcgcgtgtcc tgcgggagga cccagatgcg atccgtccgc cgggggcagt agcaactggc
    50641 ttcagcgatc tatgcacacg ttgcgaagac tgcgccgcgg cttgtcctga agacatcatc
    50701 acattcgacg atgccggttt ccccgttctg gacctgtccg caggcggttg caccttgtgt
    50761 ggtgactgcg ccgacgtttg tccgaccccg gcgttgctga ccgaacgtgt tgccgaatgg
    50821 ccatggcgcg cacgaatcga tgacacaagc tgcctgtcga ccaacggcgt aagctgccgc
    50881 ctgtgtcagg acaattgtga acaggatgcc atccgctttc gcctgcaact gggcggacgc
    50941 gcggaaccgg cgcttgaaac agaaacctgc atcggttgcg gtagttgttc cgccgcctgc
    51001 cccgccgggg cgatcgtgat gcaccgcccc gtcccacacc acccggaggt gacccaatga
    51061 acatctgtgg ctgtctggtc cacatcgccc ccgattacac cgatgccgca cgcgcggcga
    51121 tggccgaaac tcagggcgtc gagcttcatg ccgaagccga ggacggccgt tttgtagttg
    51181 ttgtcgagga tacggccgac aagctggcct cggacaccat catggatctg caccagatcc
    51241 ccggagtgat ctcactgtca cttacttatc accatttcga agatctcgcg gagacggctc
    51301 cgcgtcctga tgctccaagc caaccgtcca gcaggaggcc catgcaatga ccatctctga
    51361 atcccgtcgt acatttctga aagcgtccgc agcggcagcc actgcctcgg ctgcgggcat
    51421 tcccatggcc gcaggtcagg ccaacgctca ggtcggcgcg cccgatattc gctgggacaa
    51481 ggctgcctgc cggttctgtg gcacaggctg ttcggttctg gtgggcacca aggacggccg
    51541 cgtggtcgcc acgcaaggtg accccgacgc accggtgaac aggggcctga actgtatcaa
    51601 gggctatttc ctgtccaaga tcatgtacgg caaagaccgc ctgaccacac cgcttttgcg
    51661 caagaccaac ggccagtatg acaagaatgg cgagtttgaa ccggtcagct gggatgaagc
    51721 ctttgatgtg atggccgcca aatggaaaga ggcccttgcc aagaagggcc cgaccagcgt
    51781 ggggatgttt ggttcggggc agtggacggt ctgggaaggc tatgccgccg cgaagatgat
    51841 gaaggccggg ttccggtcga acaacattga tcccaatgcg cgtcactgca tggcctcggc
    51901 cgtggttggt ttcatgcgca ctttcggcat tgatgagccg atggggtgct atgacgacct
    51961 tgagcacgcc gataccttcg tgctgtgggg atcgaacatg gctgagatgc acccgatcct
    52021 gtggtcgcgc ctgaccgaca cccgcctgac gaaaccgggt tgcgaagtgc atgtgctttc
    52081 gactttcgag caccgctcgt tcgagctggc cgataatggc atggtctttg caccgcaaac
    52141 cgatctggcg atcctgaact atattgcgaa ctacatcatc cagaatggcg cggtgaacga
    52201 agagttcgtc aagaaccacg tcaacatcac caaaaccgcc accgatatcg gttacggcct
    52261 gcgggacaac aaccccctgc aacaagaggc tgaaaacccg aactcgggca agttggagcc
    52321 gatcagcttc gaggaatatg ccgaagccgt ttcgaaatac acgctggaat acacgtcgga
    52381 actgtccggt gttccggcgg acaagctgga gcgtctggcc cagcaatatg ccgatccgaa
    52441 ccgcaaggtg atgagcctgt ggaccatggg cttcaaccag catacccgtg ggtcgtgggt
    52501 gaactcgctg atgtataacg tgcacctgct ggtgggcaag atttcggaac ccggcaactc
    52561 gcccttctcg ctgaccggtc aaccgtcggc ctgcggtacg gcgcgcgagg ttggtacctt
    52621 tgcccaccgc ctgcccgccg acatggtggt gatgaacgac aagcaccgcg agatctgcga
    52681 aaccgcatgg aacgtgcccg ctggcaccat tcctgacaag cccggtttcc acgccgtgct
    52741 gcaacaccgc aagctgaagg atggtgatct gaacgcctat tgggttcagt gcaccaacaa
    52801 catgcaggct gcgccaaaca tcaatgagga aggctatccc ggctatcgca acccggaaaa
    52861 cttcatcact gtttcagacc cctacccgac ggtcactgcg gtttccgccg acctgatcct
    52921 gcccaccgcc atgtgggtcg agaaggaagg cgcctatggc aacgccgaac gccgcaccca
    52981 gttctggcgg cagcaggtca aggcaccggg cgaggccaaa tcggacctgt ggcaggtgat
    53041 ggagttctcg aaacgcttca ccgtcgaaga ggtctggggc gaagaattgc tggccgccat
    53101 gcccgagcat cgtggcaaga ccatgtatga cgtcctgttt gccaatggca gcgtcgacaa
    53161 gtttccgctg tcggaaactg ccgagggctt tgacaatgac gaatccgagc atttcggctt
    53221 ttacgtacag aaaggtctgt tcgaagagta cgccaacttc gggcgcggcc atgcgcatga
    53281 tctggcacca ttcgaaacct accaccaggc ccgcggtctg cgctggccgg tcgtggatgg
    53341 caaggaaacg ctttatcgtt tccgcgaagg ctatgacccc tacgtgtccg aaggtgctgg
    53401 cgtggaattc tatggccaca aggatggcaa ggccaaaatc atctttgcgc cctatgaacc
    53461 tgccgcagaa gagccggatg cggaattcga tctttggctg tgcaccggtc gcgtgctgga
    53521 acactggcat tcagggtcga tgacacgccg ggtaccggaa ctgcaccgcg cctatccaaa
    53581 cgctgtcgtc tacatgcacc cgcaggacgc caaggatcgg ggtctgcgcc ggggtcagga
    53641 gattgttctg tcgacccgcc gcggcgaggt caccagccgt gttgaaacac ggggtcggaa
    53701 caaggtgccg cgcggtctgg tctttatgcc gtggttcgat gagcaccagc tgaccaacaa
    53761 gctgacgctg gacgcaacct gcccgctgtc gaaagagacc gacttcaaga agtgcgcctg
    53821 caaggttgag cgcgcgtaac cagcaaggat catacgggtc gttcccatgt ctcttgtcga
    53881 taaacccctt tcgccgcagc ggcgccggtt cctgcaggac tcggcgcggg cggcgggcgg
    53941 ctgcgtggtc gccggatcgt tgctggccta tctggcccgc gacgcccgcg ccctgcccgc
    54001 cgatgcattg cgcccgcccg gcgcattgcc cgagaaggag ttcctgtcgg cctgcatccg
    54061 ttgcggttta tgcgtgcggg actgcccgta cgataccctg aaactggccg agcttggctc
    54121 ggatgcggtg gcgacgggaa caccattctt catcgcccgg gatgttccct gcgaaatgtg
    54181 cgacgacatt ccgtgtgtcg ccgcatgtcc aacaggggcg ctggaccccg ggctggagaa
    54241 tatcgacgat gccgagatgg gtgttgccgt tctggtcgat caggaaaact gcctgaattt
    54301 cctcggtctg cgctgcgacg tctgctatcg cgtctgcccc gtcattgacg aggcgatcac
    54361 gttggagacg gcgcataata cccggtcggg tcatcatgct ttgttcattc caaccattca
    54421 tgccgaccgc tgcaccggct gcggcatgtg cgagaaaagc tgtgttctgc ccgaggccgc
    54481 catcaaggtt ctgccggccc ggctggcgcg cggcagttcg gccgagcatt accgcaaggg
    54541 ttgggaggaa aaagccgcca aaggcgcacc ggtggtcgag gggatcatcg atcttccgga
    54601 ccgtttgccc ggaccgggaa ccgacaatct tgccgcgccc ggcggttttg cgcctcaata
    54661 tgatctgccg ggggtggggc aatgagtact cgcacgcaca tgcccgtcgg tcaggaggcc
    54721 gttgaaggca aagggtggat cggggcgcat cgctttttgc tgatgcgccg cgcaagccag
    54781 ctgttctttc tggttctgtt tctactgggc ccgtggtttg gcatctggat tgtcgagggc
    54841 aatttggcag gatcactgac gctgggcgtg ctgcctttga ccgatccgtt catcctgatg
    54901 caaagcttgg ttgcaggtca ttggcccgaa gtgactgcgc tgatcggcgg gctgatcgtt
    54961 ctggtggtct atgccctgat tggtggccgt gtctattgtt cctgggtttg ccccataaac
    55021 ccggtgacag acgcggccaa ctgggtgcac cgcaaactgg acctgccgaa aggctggcaa
    55081 cccaagcgcg gcacccggct gtggattctg gcaaccgtgc tgctggtctc gggcctgagt
    55141 ggtgtgatcg cgtgggagct ggtcaacccg atcaccatgc tgcatcgcgg gctggtattc
    55201 ggcatgggct ttgtctgggc catgatcgcg gccatcttcg tgtttgacgt cttcgtctca
    55261 cgccatggct ggtgcggcca tctgtgcccg gtgggcgcgt tctacgggtt gatcgggtcg
    55321 aaaagcctgc tgcgggtcag tgccgccaat cgcacggcct gtgatgactg tatggattgc
    55381 tatgcggtct gtcctgaaaa tcaggtgatc tcacccgcgc tgaaaggcaa gccgggaagc
    55441 tcgcccctga tcctgtcacc cgactgcaca aactgcggac gctgcatcga tgtctgcgca
    55501 gtcgacgtct tcaactttac tcaccggttc gacgaccttg tcgttcaacc ttccgatcca
    55561 gttgccgcgc ctgagccgcg cgctgccaga cctatctagg ggagtgccaa gatgaaaaga
    55621 tcaatcgtta caggcggaat tgcccttcta cccgtagttt tgctgagcgg atgggccttt
    55681 gcccagtccg ctcaagtcca aacgctgcgg ggcgcggacg tagacgagcc gatccctttg
    55741 gatcagattc acaaaaatgt cgaaggacgg atgcaacgta attatcgcca gcagccaccg
    55801 ctgattccgc attcgatcga gcaatatcag attgatgtgc gcaccaatca gtgcctgtcc
    55861 tgccatgact ggtccaaggc aggtgagcgt aacgcgccga ccctttcaat gacacactat
    55921 ctggatcgcg aaggccgcga attggatcgc gtcgccggga cccgttattt ctgcaaccaa
    55981 tgtcacgttc cgcaggcgga cgcgccgccg cttgttgaaa acgtgttcca gccctcgacc
    56041 ggcaactgat tcaacacaag attgaaagga gcaccgacat ggcagactcc cctgaaaaac
    56101 gcagctttct gggtcgcctt tggaacgcga tctggacgcc ggcggtaatg ttcagctcgg
    56161 gctttctgat ccttgccgga tttctggccg gtatcctgtt ctggggcgga tttcactgga
    56221 ccctggaact gaccaacacc gaagagttct gcgtctcgtg tcacacgatg gaaacgaacc
    56281 tgggtgagta tcgcgagacg atccactaca acaaccactc cggcgtgcgt gcgatctgct
    56341 cagactgcca cgttccggat gagtggaacc acaagatcaa agccaagatc atggccgtga
    56401 aggacgtcta tcatgaactg gtgggcacca tcagcacacc cgagaaatac gaggatcacc
    56461 gcctggcgat ggcctcggcc gtctggaaga aaatgaaagc gtctgacagc cgcgagtgcc
    56521 gcaactgtca caactttgac tacatggact tcaccattca ggaaacccgc gctgcctcgg
    56581 aacaccaacg cgccatcgac aacggtatga cctgtattga ttgccaccag ggtatcgccc
    56641 acagcctgcc acccaactat ctggaaacat acgaaaaggt gactgctgga ttggaagatg
    56701 aagttgtgca ggagcacgct gccgcgggtg acgacatccg cgatttcctg aacaacagct
    56761 cgaattgatg tgggggcaga gatgttagag ttacttggaa ccatcggtgg caacgtcctg
    56821 agcttgcccg gcatactcgg tctggcgcta ggcatgatga cccgcaagct gtggctgggt
    56881 gcggcattgg gcggcgcagt cggcgtattc gaaacgctgg ttttcgcagg cttccggttt
    56941 gcgcatgtag agccactgga actgatcatc gctattgtgg tcggcgtctg tgcaggcagc
    57001 ctcggcactg ccattcgcat caagggcgca acagcctgaa acacagccgg tttcaccgtt
    57061 tcggtggaac cggctagtta cgtcgggccg ggcagtgtcg tcaccaagtc aatgactgtc
    57121 ttcttgtgat ttcacgcccg ctatcaccaa ttccgcatct ccgggcaagg actggaagga
    57181 tgcgggcaat gtgcgatcgg tgatgagcac gtctttttct gtcaacccgg gcaggcgcaa
    57241 agccgggctg gtctgggcct cgttgaattt tgtggaatca accgccataa aggtttggtc
    57301 cgcaatatca gacatcgcgc gggccatatc agcttcgcat tgatcataga ccatgaagcc
    57361 cttgctggga tgcaccagtg acgccgacaa tatggcagtc cgggccgaga accctgcaat
    57421 tacgtcatag gcgacccggt cgaaagcggc gccgtcgtgg ttgcgcaact gcgttcccgc
    57481 catgaagacc ctgttgccct cttccatcga caacgtggcg gcgatgaagg ccgagtttgt
    57541 caccacagtg aggtttttgc gcgcgcgaag tgcctgagcg atgaagcccg aggtcgaccc
    57601 cgtgtcgatg gcaatggccg aaccgtccgg tatccgcgcc gcaacggcgt cggcaatcgc
    57661 gactttggcg gcacggttct gcgccatgcg ggccagaaac ggaggatcca gcacattttg
    57721 agtgctgacc aatgcaccat gcaccttgga caggctgcct ttggcgacca tcggcttcac
    57781 gattcgcctt acggtctggt ccgacacgtt gagaatgcgc gccagctcca tgaccgaaat
    57841 tcgcccatgc aggtttaccg tgctgaggat gtcttgctcg tatttcgaca tgaagcgccg
    57901 cgatatttgt tgatttcatc aggttacttg caaggttgac gctgttcaac cgactaactt
    57961 caacacattt taaacatttt tgttgctttt tgttgttttg cgacttttga tgacaacata
    58021 tcatttgaag tgggtgggcg catgacaacg cattcggtca gacatctcat cattggcggg
    58081 ggcatcatcg gatgctctat cgcgtatcac ctcgcacggt ccggtgaaac ggatgttgtt
    58141 cttctggaaa gggcatccct gaccgagggg gccacctggc atgcggcggg gcttgtcggg
    58201 cagttgcggt catctcgcaa cacgacgcgg atgctgaaac ggtccgtggc gctgtatgat
    58261 cgtctggccg aagaaaccgg gatggaattc gactggaaga aagtcggaag cctgcgcctg
    58321 gcggcaacca aggaacggct tctggaagca aagcgccttg cgacaatggc ccgcagcttt
    58381 gatctggaga tggaaataat ctcggccgcc gaggccaagg cgcttttccc ctatgtcgac
    58441 gcgaaagggt tggaaggcgc ggccttcatc ccgtcggacg gtcatgtcga tcccgcaggc
    58501 ctgtgtcagg caattgcgtc cggtgcccgg atgcacggtg cccggatccg ccaatccgta
    58561 gaggtcaccg attttgagat ccataacgat cgcatcacca aagtgatgac atcggaaggg
    58621 gactatgaag cggacaccgt cgttctggcc gccggaatgt ggagccgcga gctggccgcg
    58681 aaactcggtg tcgttgttcc ggcctgtgcg gtcgagcacc agtatatcgt caccgaacct
    58741 atgcccgacc cggaacttgt aaaacgcttg ccaaccctac gggatcccga acggctggtg
    58801 tattacaaac cggatgcagg cgggaggctt gtgatcggcg ggtatgagga caacacgctg
    58861 ccattcggcg acaggggtat tccgggcgcg tttgtccggc agcttttgcc cgacaacctg
    58921 gagcggtttg ccccccttgc cgaactggca ggtcaggtta cgccggtcgt caacacggtt
    58981 ggaatccggc aggtgatcaa cggccccatc ccttattccg cggatggcga ttttgtcatg
    59041 ggatgggcgc ctgaactgcg aaacctgatg ctggcgaccg gatttctgta cggcatcgcg
    59101 gcaggtggtg gcgcaggaga gatgatcgcg gagtggattg tcgaaggccg cccgagcctt
    59161 gatctgtggc ctctggacgt tcgccggttc agtcctcatc acgccacgcg cgccttcatg
    59221 tatcctcgcg cggtcgagca ttacgcgcat cactacaaga tgcgatatcc ggggcaggag
    59281 gcggaagcgg ccagagacct acgcctgtcg cccctgcatg agcggctgaa acaacatggc
    59341 gcggtgttcg ggtccaagaa tggctgggag cggccgctct ggttcgctcc ggccggtgta
    59401 gagccggtgg atcagttgga tttcctgtcg ccgggttgga aaacctatgc cgaacaggaa
    59461 cataaggccg cgcgcgacgg ggtcgttctg atcgatcaaa ccagcttctc aaagttcgaa
    59521 ctgatcggcc ccggcgcact ggaggccctt caaaaccttg ccgtttcaaa tatggacaag
    59581 ccggatggca cggtgatcta cacccaattg tgcaataatc gcggcggggt tgaagccgat
    59641 atcaccgtca cccgattggg gcgggaccat ttttacatcg tcaccgggtc cggattcggc
    59701 gtgcatgacg cggattggat ccgacgtcac ctgccccgcg atgggcgcgc gcagctgatc
    59761 gaaatgacat cggcacgcgc cgtcatcaat atctgcggcc ccaaggcgcg ggatgtgatg
    59821 caggctgtcg cggaagaaga cgtctcgaac catgcgtttc cctttgcaac ggccagagag
    59881 atcaccctgg gaacggcaaa ggtccgcgcg atccgcatag gttacgtcgg agagctggga
    59941 tgggagctgc atatcccgac cgagttcgcc ctgcatgttt atgacctgct ttggcaagtc
    60001 ggtcaaagcc atggcatccg cgacatcggc taccgcacca tcgagtcctt gcggctggaa
    60061 aaaggctatc tctactggag cgccgacatc acccccgact attcgccaat cgaagcgggc
    60121 cttggcgcgc gggtccatct gaaatccaaa cagggcttca tcgggcgacc ggtgctggag
    60181 gcgcagaaag cgaccggccc cgagcggcag ctctgcacgt tcatcaccga cgagcggctg
    60241 ccgatcaccg gaggagagac catactgcat tccggcaaaa cagtctcgct ggcgtgcagt
    60301 ggtggctatg ggtttaccgt cggcaagacc gtcctctacg gttatctgcc tgcgggattg
    60361 gctggtgggt cagaattcga agtggaagtg ttcggagagc gtcaccctat ccagcatgtg
    60421 gacggaccgc tttacgaccc ggcaaacagc cgtttgaaag cctgagggag agagcgatgc
    60481 aaaccgagcc gaaacttgag atcatgcagg cccttcgcaa tgtggcgggg tttgacaccc
    60541 ttgccgagtc ggaccttcgc accaaccggc tgggcgggtt gaccaatctg gtctaccgcg
    60601 tcgaaggcgg gccaaggacg gtgatcgtgc gcatccccgg cgagggcacc gaagcctata
    60661 tcgaccgcgc ggttgaaatc cacaacgcgc aggtggccgc aaaagccggg gtcggccccg
    60721 cagttctgtg ggcagacgca tcatccggcg tgatgatcag tgattgcgtg cccgacatcg
    60781 tgacgatgac acccgagatg tttgcgacgc gccccgggtc tgccgcccgc gcgggaaagg
    60841 cgctgaggca attgcacgat gcccccgagc cgttcaagtt tcggttcgag ctgttttcga
    60901 tgatcaacga ctacatgaag gtggttgcgg acaaaaacgc gaccctgccg gacgggtacg
    60961 cggacgtcgt ggccgaggcg gccccgatcc gcgaggtgct gcgggacaaa cctgggacat
    61021 tggtcccgag ccattgcgac ccgctgtgcg agaattttct ggatgacggc cagcgcatgt
    61081 ggatcgtgga ttacgagtat tcaggcatga acgatgccct ttgggatctg ggtgatctgt
    61141 cggtcgaagc cgggctgaac cacgaacagg aactggaaat gctaaccgcc tatttcgacg
    61201 gcccgccgaa cgaggctcag atcgggcgca tggtgatata caaagccatg tgcgacctgc
    61261 tgtggacgct atggggattg attcagcatg cggatgaaaa ccccgccgaa gatttctggg
    61321 cctatgccac gaaccggttc gagcggtgca agtccctgat gctggccccg tcttttgcgg
    61381 cccatgtaag agccgtggcc gaggaatagg gtttcatcca cagccagatc cgccctggat
    61441 accggatgtt tcctagctta tctcagatct ttgagccgct ttccctgata cctgtatccc
    61501 attgaagaac gggcgggcaa aatacgggat gcgccggagc gtaagtgtat ctgctcgtag
    61561 cgcgcttcgg cttcttgctg gtgccggggt cgagtctgct attctgcccg gtatctcatg
    61621 tcggccacgg cacttttgaa cctcattcag ccgtgacgtg gcgtcagggg cagaccg
//
