# Supplementary material for: Decoding coral resistance to eutrophication through the association of hyper‑efficient denitrifiers as key microbial allies
Source: Nat Commun. 2026 May 19;17:3938. doi: 10.1038/s41467-026-72571-w (PMC13187470; doi:10.1038/s41467-026-72571-w)
Supplement: Supplementary file 21 — Source Data [file 41467_2026_72571_MOESM21_ESM.zip › Source Data/FigureS6/H8_denitrification.gbk]

LOCUS       contig00012            61677 bp    DNA              UNK 01-JAN-1980
DEFINITION  .
ACCESSION   contig00012
VERSION     contig00012
KEYWORDS    .
SOURCE      .
  ORGANISM  .
            .
FEATURES             Location/Qualifiers
     CDS             complement(2190..2477)
                     /gene="soxD_2"
                     /locus_tag="H8_04012"
                     /EC_number="1.5.3.1"
                     /inference="ab initio prediction:Prodigal:002006"
                     /inference="similar to AA sequence:UniProtKB:Q46336"
                     /codon_start=1
                     /transl_table=11
                     /product="Sarcosine oxidase subunit delta"
                     /translation="MIINHPLLGPRDASEFTYLGDASLINRPDWQSDTAAAEFHDYVYL
                     RDNPAGTHRELWFHEQGDRSWLVVTRDTLTHEILATELARDVARKTGRGK"
     gene            complement(2190..2477)
                     /locus_tag="H8_04012"
                     /gene="soxD_2"
     CDS             complement(2490..3740)
                     /gene="soxB_2"
                     /locus_tag="H8_04011"
                     /EC_number="1.5.3.1"
                     /inference="ab initio prediction:Prodigal:002006"
                     /inference="similar to AA sequence:UniProtKB:P40875"
                     /codon_start=1
                     /transl_table=11
                     /product="Sarcosine oxidase subunit beta"
                     /translation="MRYSALAIMRQVLKGHRGWTPAWRDPEPQSSYDFIVIGGGGHGLA
                     TAYYLAKEHNAARVAVLEKGWIGGGNVGRNTTIIRANYLLDGNQPFYELSLKLWENLEQ
                     DLNYNAMVSQRGILNLCHTDAQRDAYRRRGNAMMFTGSGAEMLDAEGVRAMYPFLNFDD
                     ARFPIKGGLLHRRGGTARHDGVAWGYARAADQRGVDIIQNCEVTGFRIENGKLLGVETT
                     RGYIGAKKVGVAVAGSSGRVMAQAGMRLPIESHVLQAFVTEGLKPVLDGVITYGAGHFY
                     VSQSDKGGLVFGGDIDGYNTYAQRGNLPVVEDVAEGGMSLMPMIGRARLLRMWGGVMDM
                     SMDGSPFIDHTGIERLYFNGGWCYGGFKATPASGFCFAHLMATDRPHDVATAYRLDRFR
                     TGRMIDEKGVGAQPNLH"
     gene            complement(2490..3740)
                     /locus_tag="H8_04011"
                     /gene="soxB_2"
     CDS             complement(3955..5199)
                     /locus_tag="H8_04010"
                     /inference="ab initio prediction:Prodigal:002006"
                     /codon_start=1
                     /transl_table=11
                     /product="hypothetical protein"
                     /translation="MADGCACDRHAHMYLTVEDALERGLSVADPVTETEILPLEQAIGR
                     VLAEDCASKVDMPAFDNSAMDGYAVRTGDLGDGPVFELPIAGRVAAGDCGDHDAPEGSA
                     LRIFTGAPVPPEFDAVLMQEDCDLLIDRIRFSRRPKPGQHIRRAGEDLCAGSPVLRRGC
                     QIGPREMAALASAGYGEVLVFRKLKVTIFSTGSELRQPGEPLGPGQIYNSNRYMLLALL
                     QKPWIELTDLGPVEDDPTRLEQVLREACDASDLIATTGGVSVGDEDHMPRLFSAIGGET
                     DVMKVAMKPGKPVMFGRRGRALYVGLPGNPVSAYVTWQIIGSQMMARRAGLCHRPQITV
                     QAVLAEPVQRRAGRQEYRPVQIDGTSPRGLPNVRLMAPAYSGRVALLAQADGLAIIPAE
                     IEDLPAGHTIELLRF"
     gene            complement(3955..5199)
                     /locus_tag="H8_04010"
     CDS             complement(5192..5539)
                     /locus_tag="H8_04009"
                     /inference="ab initio prediction:Prodigal:002006"
                     /codon_start=1
                     /transl_table=11
                     /product="hypothetical protein"
                     /translation="MNTWLTLSAPTPAGDTEGFKRLAGLPSVTPTLGMNSDCARVFELC
                     GQPEPDLSSEQEGDDGIGRAAHGRYGMDTLPFVADPSSDLEEFKAGLPNPDPAEQPGFA
                     GRLIFSETQNG"
     gene            complement(5192..5539)
                     /locus_tag="H8_04009"
     CDS             complement(5871..7301)
                     /gene="araE"
                     /locus_tag="H8_04008"
                     /EC_number="1.2.1.26"
                     /inference="ab initio prediction:Prodigal:002006"
                     /inference="similar to AA sequence:UniProtKB:Q1JUP4"
                     /codon_start=1
                     /transl_table=11
                     /product="Alpha-ketoglutaric semialdehyde dehydrogenase 1"
                     /translation="MYPELRLFIGGTWRKTGRDIPVVNPATEEELGRLPCASVKDLDDA
                     LQAAVEGFRLWRRTSPRERADTILRAANFMRQRQEEIAHSITLEHGKPLKQARLEVIRG
                     AEFFEWDAGEAMRTYGRIIPAAQGHKFAVHHQPVGVVAAFSPWNFPMSQPARKIAGALA
                     SGCSVILKAAEETPAGALHIAKAFEDAGLPAGVLNLVFGEPSEISGHLIPQDPVRMVAF
                     TGSTTVGRHLTTLAAQHDTRVLMELGGHAPVIVCEDTDVQSAAVSGAVRKMRNAGQVCT
                     SPTRFFAHESIFDAYAAGFVARAKATVVGNGLDATVEMGPTANDRRVPALSELVEDAVA
                     QGATLATGGSRLGERGYFFEPTVLLNVPKAARIMREEPFGPVAVINPVASLDEAVDLAN
                     SIPYGLAGYAFTNRADYIDRLIDEVEVGNLSINTLEASMPETPFGGVKSSGYGREGGTE
                     GLENYMTVKNVWHSAEIC"
     gene            complement(5871..7301)
                     /locus_tag="H8_04008"
                     /gene="araE"
     CDS             complement(7383..8348)
                     /gene="gbpR"
                     /locus_tag="H8_04007"
                     /inference="ab initio prediction:Prodigal:002006"
                     /inference="similar to AA sequence:UniProtKB:P52661"
                     /codon_start=1
                     /transl_table=11
                     /product="HTH-type transcriptional regulator GbpR"
                     /translation="MVGRHSRIVDRALTRLKLRQLRLLVAVGAHGNIQNAARELGISQP
                     AATKMIQDLELDFEVKLFTRTNRGVVPTVFGETLIRHGKLIFAQVSNAAQEMDDLNEGN
                     SGRVVVGTLLAASTSLLPAAIELLLEDRPNVAVKISEGTNEVLMPRLLSGEIDMVVGRL
                     PSHRHRDKIRQEKLFEDRILAIVGPQHPLAGRDAVTFAQTKPFGWILPPQETTLRRQAD
                     HFFVGQQQYVPPVAIESVSYLTNRALLQSRDLIGLMPAEVVVQDIENNHLAQLAWEVPF
                     GQGPIGVSFRADDDLSPAGRAFKTALHRAAQSRQTRYSPI"
     gene            complement(7383..8348)
                     /locus_tag="H8_04007"
                     /gene="gbpR"
     CDS             complement(8351..9124)
                     /gene="nadX"
                     /locus_tag="H8_04006"
                     /EC_number="1.4.1.21"
                     /inference="ab initio prediction:Prodigal:002006"
                     /inference="similar to AA sequence:UniProtKB:Q9X1X6"
                     /codon_start=1
                     /transl_table=11
                     /product="L-aspartate dehydrogenase"
                     /db_xref="COG:COG1712"
                     /translation="MKIAVIGTGAIAQFVQRMLPEHGHELAAILVRPHRVDPKSPKSVG
                     SVDDLPAGIEIVLDCAGHEALAGLGPDILARGLDIISVSAGALADQQVSDRLDRAARKG
                     GARLHLASGAIGGLDCLSAAAVGPLKSVTYVGRKPPAGWKGSLAEHSLDLGNITAAETH
                     FQGSAREAALAYPKNANVAAAVALAGVGFDSTQVRLIADPTIQKNIHEVEAEGDFGTFQ
                     FRISGTALPDNPRSSALAAMSVLSKLDQLCKPIVL"
     gene            complement(8351..9124)
                     /locus_tag="H8_04006"
                     /gene="nadX"
     CDS             9271..10224
                     /gene="dapA_4"
                     /locus_tag="H8_04005"
                     /EC_number="4.3.3.7"
                     /inference="ab initio prediction:Prodigal:002006"
                     /inference="protein motif:HAMAP:MF_00418"
                     /codon_start=1
                     /transl_table=11
                     /product="4-hydroxy-tetrahydrodipicolinate synthase"
                     /translation="MKYSKHDAKAYAREHMTGIWAAALNPFNDDLSLDESGLRANIRHW
                     IDDLDIQGLFVAGKQGEFFSMSIEERKRNFEIAVDECAGKAGVIVSVSDQNMNTALDLA
                     HHAQNCGADYIVLHAPVLSFVQDRGEVLYQYYKRFCDELDIGIAMWSHPDSGYLMQPEE
                     CARIADLPNIVAIKYSVPREMYVKLTHMVGDRIHVSTSAEHEWLDNILELDWKLYLCSS
                     PPYQLQSKVDQRMNEYTRLAFAGKADEARRVFDSLNPVRDAMKRARPAGKPTAFGKYWQ
                     ELLGQVGGHVRPPMLELTDAEKAIIRKAFDESGLRV"
     gene            9271..10224
                     /locus_tag="H8_04005"
                     /gene="dapA_4"
     CDS             10330..10872
                     /gene="nbaC"
                     /locus_tag="H8_04004"
                     /EC_number="1.13.11.6"
                     /inference="ab initio prediction:Prodigal:002006"
                     /inference="similar to AA sequence:UniProtKB:Q1LCS4"
                     /codon_start=1
                     /transl_table=11
                     /product="3-hydroxyanthranilate 3,4-dioxygenase"
                     /translation="MSKLKAFNFKAWIDEHRHLLKPPVGNRQVWEDADLMVTVVGGPNK
                     RTDYHDDPVEEFFYQLEGDMVLKIYDGEEFYDVPIREGEVFLLPPHVRHSPQRPQEGSI
                     GLVIEPKRQTGELDAIEWYCFECGSLVHRAEMQLKSIVDDLPPVYQKFYASEQDRTCPN
                     CQAVHPGKEPPEGWVTL"
     gene            10330..10872
                     /locus_tag="H8_04004"
                     /gene="nbaC"
     CDS             10896..11870
                     /gene="dctP_2"
                     /locus_tag="H8_04003"
                     /inference="ab initio prediction:Prodigal:002006"
                     /inference="similar to AA sequence:UniProtKB:Q5LSJ5"
                     /codon_start=1
                     /transl_table=11
                     /product="Solute-binding protein"
                     /db_xref="COG:COG1638"
                     /translation="MRHFAKIAASAAVLALASVAAHAEEFRLGLITPPPHIWTKAAEAF
                     GAELNEASGGAHSVSVFPARQLGNEAEMLQQLQTGALDMAFMTVAEVSNRAPELGAFYA
                     PYLADDIGHAGRILRSDTAKSMLEPLPGQVGVVGLGYGMAGLRQIVSRGEVSSAEDLSG
                     LKLRITPFTPILDFYNAVGAAPTPMPLPAVYDALANGQVDAIDMDAELIWVLKYYEHAD
                     TIVQSDHMMFPMVGLVSAKVWAGLSEEDRAMIAELMAKHVDSTIDAYVENDAKWLEQIE
                     GTGKAYKKVDASFFGDAIEEWNGIWSQKTSSLDALRQTAAETK"
     gene            10896..11870
                     /locus_tag="H8_04003"
                     /gene="dctP_2"
     CDS             11934..12467
                     /locus_tag="H8_04002"
                     /inference="ab initio prediction:Prodigal:002006"
                     /codon_start=1
                     /transl_table=11
                     /product="hypothetical protein"
                     /translation="MLYRLSAGLARVELWCAAFLAVCIAVLILLNVVTRTAGNALFWVD
                     ELAIYAMVWMTFLGASSALHHRSSVSISIVSDNVPERAKPLIRKGVDVVVFAFSLAMLW
                     FCWRWFLPLDIASSGFDVAAFQGQTFNFIYAEPTLTLGLPKYLFWLVMWLFALGATLHS
                     TMHLLSAPDKGAQP"
     gene            11934..12467
                     /locus_tag="H8_04002"
     CDS             12464..13723
                     /gene="siaM"
                     /locus_tag="H8_04001"
                     /inference="ab initio prediction:Prodigal:002006"
                     /inference="similar to AA sequence:UniProtKB:Q9KR66"
                     /codon_start=1
                     /transl_table=11
                     /product="Sialic acid TRAP transporter large permease
                     protein SiaM"
                     /db_xref="COG:COG1593"
                     /translation="MSPIVFLATLLLSVPVAIVLAITAIWYIWESGNTVLYDSFAQKMF
                     GGLENYGLLAIPLFMLTGELMNEGGMTRRLVALARVFVGGFRGGLAYINLLANMFMAAI
                     IGSATAQIAVMSRAMVPAMEEEGYDKGFAAATTAAGGLLAPVIPPSMMFVIFGVLAQIP
                     IGDMFIAGILPGLILAGAFASVITLIGWWQSFPKGHWMTRAEAVQALISAAPALLIPMS
                     IIGGILFGIATPTESAAIASLIAFLVGWLVYGDLKPSNLAQMFKRTAANASMILFMIAA
                     ASVFGWVIIYEEIPQQLAGLITSVTSDPFVFLLIVNLALLLVGMVIDGIAAIILITPIL
                     LPIATGSYDISPYQFGIVACLNLVLGLLTPPVGIGLYIASSMSGTSPGSILKSLWPFLI
                     AVTLVLLLLSYYPSLSTLLI"
     gene            12464..13723
                     /locus_tag="H8_04001"
                     /gene="siaM"
     CDS             13844..14392
                     /gene="resA"
                     /locus_tag="H8_04000"
                     /inference="ab initio prediction:Prodigal:002006"
                     /inference="protein motif:HAMAP:MF_01319"
                     /codon_start=1
                     /transl_table=11
                     /product="Thiol-disulfide oxidoreductase ResA"
                     /translation="MLLDTPICDFGWNAPDFTLKDPNGRAFKMSDHLQNGLLIAFICNH
                     CPYVKTITDRLAQDTDLLMSKGIGVLAVMSNDYRDYAEDSPLNMLEFARQNGFNFPYLV
                     DEDQSVGKAYGAVCTPDFFGLNADGKLQYRGRLDNLGRGQTGKREPELVNAMLQIAETG
                     QGPQDQTPSMGCSIKWTRG"
     gene            13844..14392
                     /locus_tag="H8_04000"
                     /gene="resA"
     CDS             14396..14773
                     /locus_tag="H8_03999"
                     /inference="ab initio prediction:Prodigal:002006"
                     /codon_start=1
                     /transl_table=11
                     /product="hypothetical protein"
                     /translation="MGITSLDHVNLRTTRLDEMIEWYCNVLGMRIGPRPPFPFPGAWLY
                     VEENAFVHLVGVEAEATGSDADLKLEHFAFSATGLDRFEAHLKTNGVSYRRVELTAIDT
                     VQLNVWDPDGNHIHIDFRTDE"
     gene            14396..14773
                     /locus_tag="H8_03999"
     CDS             14917..18285
                     /locus_tag="H8_03998"
                     /inference="ab initio prediction:Prodigal:002006"
                     /codon_start=1
                     /transl_table=11
                     /product="hypothetical protein"
                     /translation="MGNAWIGLVAAMHGGQMADIDEWLIRNGLSKYVDAFSRHEVELGD
                     LPELSDDDLVTIGLPLGPRRRFLKAIRDETGQPAGSHRAHQEPNIIAERRQLTVMFIDL
                     VGSTAISQKLDPEDLAEVLRLFKETCAAAVAAFDGHIASYYGDGIMVFFGFPHAHEDDP
                     ERAIHAGLRIVREIPEIRTHAHLEVRIGIATGLVVVGDLRGEKMFEDGTAMGETPNLAA
                     RLQSMADPGTMIVAPTTRELAGDAFEYVRRGTFQLKGFAKEVEAWQVTGTRQTLSRFLA
                     ADDARMSSLVGRAQEHETLQSKWKLARQGQGQVVLVSGEAGIGKSRLIEELRRTIPDAK
                     HRQLRFQCSPFHDASALYPIIRQLENAAELRAGDSADEKLNKIHGVLGDPSEGSLKLAA
                     ALLSVPFEDRLGPLDLTPEQIMKQTLDMLVNHVIGLAQETPILLLFEDAHWIDPTTKTL
                     LDQLVTRIEDARLLMVMSYRTGFDPDWPQSHNLMHVALQQLDFAQVKEIVNDVAKGKTV
                     PGEVHRLIAARSNGVPLFVEEVTKDLLESDLLTERADAYTIDRSTPSPTVPKTLHDALM
                     ARLDRLSSAKEVAQIGAVIGPQFSYPMIASVSRFDERALRSGLDLLVDAGIVIVSDSEP
                     EETFSYRHALIRDTAYNSLLKRERRTLHARVVQALNSASLRENSAGPEILAHHYTMADM
                     PDEAIEHWYLAGQRAVERSAGIEAAKQLGRALALLEQQEDSVDRDRMETNIQTLRAGVL
                     RSTAGIAADETGAVYARIRDLCNRLGETEQLFPVLNGLYAYHLVRGEYDLAKDVAAQLL
                     DLSKLTDETHHIMIAHRAMGAVLLHIGQQDAAYAHLRQALRLYDPQQHSRLAYVYGTDH
                     AAITSCFLSMTVWLRGEPDRALEIQHQAISAAQKLNHAHSLAQTLTYLCMLHLLRREPE
                     QVYDVAARLEELATKHTFPFMTLTANVWRCWADAQIKPGPETIRAMREASEAWWASGAG
                     NYKPVFLTALAEASLKANDPKAAQRLLDEAREQQVLTNEAWAQPETDRIQALVRSMDTA
                     ADDLFTEALETARKQQAIMFELRTAVDYVQTCDRFGCSPASPPDLGKILAMIVGGAQTR
                     DVARAMSLLNQSKVS"
     gene            14917..18285
                     /locus_tag="H8_03998"
     CDS             complement(18371..19378)
                     /gene="cuyA_2"
                     /locus_tag="H8_03997"
                     /EC_number="4.4.1.25"
                     /inference="ab initio prediction:Prodigal:002006"
                     /inference="similar to AA sequence:UniProtKB:A3SQG3"
                     /codon_start=1
                     /transl_table=11
                     /product="L-cysteate sulfo-lyase"
                     /db_xref="COG:COG2515"
                     /translation="MIDAALSNYPRARLMTSVTPVERLERLSDQLGLDLWIKRDDLTGL
                     SFGGNKTRQLEFYMGEALRQRADTILITGAVQSNFVRTAAAAAAKLGMSSVLQLEDRVT
                     NMGEYYHRSGNVLLAQLLGAEHIGYPKGEDEAGADGALHERAEELVAMGRKPYVIHLGI
                     DHPPLGALGYVAGAAELHTQISEFDAAVVPSGSGATHGGFLAGLRLVGQTAPVYGICVR
                     RDQNQQHARLQNVLGRLATMMGFDPALVMEDIYTWDGALAPGYGRIGRATREALTLMAR
                     SEGIFLDPVYSAKTFAGLLGLLEQGAIEKGQKVVLLHTGGQPALFGYQDELQPS"
     gene            complement(18371..19378)
                     /locus_tag="H8_03997"
                     /gene="cuyA_2"
     CDS             complement(19584..20276)
                     /gene="fixK_1"
                     /locus_tag="H8_03996"
                     /inference="ab initio prediction:Prodigal:002006"
                     /inference="similar to AA sequence:UniProtKB:P26488"
                     /codon_start=1
                     /transl_table=11
                     /product="Nitrogen fixation regulation protein FixK"
                     /db_xref="COG:COG0664"
                     /translation="MSHEAQKAIARQSLLLRSLPDQHVDTLLRQAIWRQYDRGETIFLQ
                     EEEAKAVHVVLAGWVKLFRISPTGAEAVVSVFTRGESFGEAVALRNVPYPVSAEAVSAC
                     EVMHIPSPVLLSLMKEDPEIGVSILAATFTHLHALVAQLEQLKAQTGAQRVAEFLLNLC
                     DRDSGRCEVELPYDKMLIAGRLGMKPESLSRAFSRLKPVGVKINRNHADIADMDDLRNY
                     AESDTSER"
     gene            complement(19584..20276)
                     /locus_tag="H8_03996"
                     /gene="fixK_1"
     CDS             20464..21687
                     /gene="hemA_3"
                     /locus_tag="H8_03995"
                     /EC_number="2.3.1.37"
                     /inference="ab initio prediction:Prodigal:002006"
                     /inference="similar to AA sequence:UniProtKB:P18079"
                     /codon_start=1
                     /transl_table=11
                     /product="5-aminolevulinate synthase"
                     /db_xref="COG:COG0156"
                     /translation="MDFERFFSQSLDALKDEGNYRVFIDLQRRCGAFPNARQTDGSIRR
                     DVRIWCSNDYLGMGQHPAVINAMHDALERCGAGAGGTRNISGTTHDHVLLEAELADLHG
                     KEAALLFTSGYVSNWAALGTLAAKIPGLIVFSDALNHASMIEGIRHSRAQKVIWKHNDL
                     ADLEAKLAAADPDAPKMIAFESVYSMDGDIASIKEICDLADRYGAMTYLDEVHAVGLYG
                     PRGGGIAEREGLMDRLTVIEGTLGKAFGVVGGYIAASAALCDFVRSFASGFIFTTALPP
                     STAAGAAASIRHLKQSSAERDLQKARVDQVRARLDAEGIPHLPNPSHIIPVMVGDPVKC
                     KFISDTLLEEFGIYIQPINYPTVPKGTERLRITPSPVHTDEDIDHLVGALSALWQRCQI
                     ARIPQAAQ"
     gene            20464..21687
                     /locus_tag="H8_03995"
                     /gene="hemA_3"
     CDS             complement(21741..22031)
                     /locus_tag="H8_03994"
                     /inference="ab initio prediction:Prodigal:002006"
                     /codon_start=1
                     /transl_table=11
                     /product="hypothetical protein"
                     /translation="MAQPSSLTKEEPRQGPPNPLTQAWLALLALSVGSALLTLIGAPTA
                     IIAGGILLLALIKARVILKHYLDLESSQSWLRGFTMVLTGFSVVIFALYLV"
     gene            complement(21741..22031)
                     /locus_tag="H8_03994"
     CDS             complement(22036..22584)
                     /gene="ctaE_2"
                     /locus_tag="H8_03993"
                     /EC_number="1.9.3.1"
                     /inference="ab initio prediction:Prodigal:002006"
                     /inference="similar to AA sequence:UniProtKB:Q9AEL8"
                     /codon_start=1
                     /transl_table=11
                     /product="Cytochrome c oxidase subunit 3"
                     /db_xref="COG:COG1845"
                     /translation="MSDASLIDELPGEFLMWVLIISELLVFGAGMIAFMGVRLTDPAGF
                     AEAQSHLHRTGAALNTAVLVTSGYLAAQALHWRRNMQRLRARLALILAALLGVVFLIIK
                     GAEYADKASQGIGYETHPFFLFYYMLTGFHAAHVLAGVGILLLVAWRDDPTSVEAGAQF
                     WHMVDLVWIMLFPVIYLLG"
     gene            complement(22036..22584)
                     /locus_tag="H8_03993"
                     /gene="ctaE_2"
     CDS             complement(22581..24503)
                     /locus_tag="H8_03992"
                     /inference="ab initio prediction:Prodigal:002006"
                     /codon_start=1
                     /transl_table=11
                     /product="hypothetical protein"
                     /translation="MVRIDFEPWEPEETIGKLWHTLASRLDAPQVHVGAAVDLSEVAGR
                     LAVLFRGLGGSPGVELRPVSPEVSRHRLSWRRKLATEAELMPRASFDGEVLRLPDRLAV
                     FPAREANGALYVWLAAAAAHAGTRIDEDDPLRADLRALIAARHMVEATLDDAPGLRPLY
                     TELCKGVLFQRDIPSLPPAEAAVEELIRHMLGDPKPLSDQAEHLLALDDDPIAPRGYQP
                     MRPVPLWPELRAVGFSEHNEVENPDTEGPPEESGEKTHRARRRKSDQAERSDSFILHKF
                     EAILSWAEFLNINRRIDDDDPDNAKKAADDQEEIGLGQISKAPPTKLKLHLDLAPEDVN
                     RERLSGRILYPEWDVRTGQYLPDHVNVLLSEADIRDDAAEFGKDPATARRIRAVKRQFE
                     ALRPGRVMTRGHLDGDQLDMEAAVRAQVDRCANGEGTERVWMQSRPEARDLAVSILLDV
                     SRSTESAVTGRAVIDIEREALAALAWGLNACGDDFAIHAFSSLKRQRVYVQRCKRFDEP
                     MGTKVEQRIASLRPGHYTRLGAAIRHCSSDLASQSRKRRLLLVITDGKPNDLDHYEGRH
                     GIEDTCMAIREARRAGQSVFGVTIDKTGKSWFPRMFGQGGFAVIPDPHRLTMALPQIYR
                     QLVGA"
     gene            complement(22581..24503)
                     /locus_tag="H8_03992"
     CDS             complement(24512..25321)
                     /gene="nirQ"
                     /locus_tag="H8_03991"
                     /inference="ab initio prediction:Prodigal:002006"
                     /inference="similar to AA sequence:UniProtKB:Q02441"
                     /codon_start=1
                     /transl_table=11
                     /product="Denitrification regulatory protein NirQ"
                     /db_xref="COG:COG0714"
                     /translation="MDGSMNLKEGAANAPFYLAQGDECDVFTAAYNNDLPVLLKGPTGC
                     GKTRFVAHMAAKLGRPLYTVACHDDLAAADLIGRYLLKGGETVWVDGPLTRAVREGAIC
                     YLDEVVEARKDVTVVLHPLTDDRRILPIDRTGEELEAAPGFMLVASYNPGYQNILKTLK
                     PSTRQRFISLEFDFPSPEMEAEVVAQESGLPLERCKPLVRLAGKLRGLKGQDLEEGVST
                     RLVVYAATLIAQGMSTDRAILAAMIEPLTDDEDIKRGLLDLVTAVFG"
     gene            complement(24512..25321)
                     /locus_tag="H8_03991"
                     /gene="nirQ"
     CDS             complement(25327..26694)
                     /gene="norB"
                     /locus_tag="H8_03990"
                     /EC_number="1.7.2.5"
                     /inference="ab initio prediction:Prodigal:002006"
                     /inference="similar to AA sequence:UniProtKB:P98008"
                     /codon_start=1
                     /transl_table=11
                     /product="Nitric oxide reductase subunit B"
                     /translation="MKYESQKIAYAYFAVAMALFAIQVIGGLLAGFIYVFPNFLSELLP
                     FNIVRMLHTNSLIVWLILGFFGAAYFLIPEEAEREIHSPKLAYLQLIILVVGTLGVVVT
                     YVFNLFEGNWLLGKEGREFLEQPKWVKAGIVVAALIFLYNVSMTVLKGKKTAITNILLL
                     GLWGLALLFLFAFYNPGNLSLDKQYWWYVVHLWVEGVWELIMASILAYLMLKLTGVDRE
                     VVEKWLYVIVAAALFSGILGTGHHYYWIGTPAYWQWIGSIFSSLEVIPFFAMMAFAFVM
                     VWKGRRDHPNKAALLWSLGCATLAFFGAGVWGFLHTLHGVNYYTHGTQITAAHGHLAFY
                     GAYVCLNLAIFSYAMPILKNRDPYNQVLNMGSFWLMTSGMVFMTFVLTFGGTVQTHMQR
                     VVGDYFMDVQDQIAIFYWMRLGSGLVVVLGALLFIYSIWVPRKEVIEPGAAETPAE"
     gene            complement(25327..26694)
                     /locus_tag="H8_03990"
                     /gene="norB"
     CDS             complement(26711..27160)
                     /gene="norC"
                     /locus_tag="H8_03989"
                     /inference="ab initio prediction:Prodigal:002006"
                     /inference="similar to AA sequence:UniProtKB:Q52527"
                     /codon_start=1
                     /transl_table=11
                     /product="Nitric oxide reductase subunit C"
                     /db_xref="COG:COG2010"
                     /translation="MRDVMTKSMARNIFYGGSLFFILIFLALSAHSHWYIVNSENAAKL
                     DDSVVRGKHVWEKHACVNCHSILGEGAYFAPEVGNVMTRWGVLDDPESAFESLKGWMEA
                     QPTGIPGRRQMPNFNLSDEELRDLTNFLIWTDNIDAQGWPPNEAG"
     gene            complement(26711..27160)
                     /locus_tag="H8_03989"
                     /gene="norC"
     CDS             27428..28540
                     /locus_tag="H8_03988"
                     /inference="ab initio prediction:Prodigal:002006"
                     /codon_start=1
                     /transl_table=11
                     /product="hypothetical protein"
                     /translation="MANYSYIGYTPGVITVNTIGPDTVTLDVNFDPDTDRRLFSVTDAA
                     GGFIQNGGGPPIVDTGDVFNGDRFDNEDGDDLTQTGTITTLDGSTTFLSGPIYLEESYI
                     LSKPGGGTITVYRVEVDGTLGGYITSEPLVPGTTYSMNIVNVTPTNAPDTTDPTTIIDV
                     PCFVAGTLIMTPKGPRSIEDLKVGDAVVTADNGPQHIRWIGTRHLDQAALRARPRLKPI
                     RIEAGTLGDHLPQRDLFVSPQHRMLVRSPIAVRMFDAEEVLVPAHILVGVPGISIADDT
                     RAVTYVHLLFDRHEIIYAEGAPSESLLTGAQALSSVHPDARAEILELFPELDQRNYVPL
                     AARRIPEKGKRARALVHRHIKNARPLVAER"
     gene            27428..28540
                     /locus_tag="H8_03988"
     CDS             complement(28559..29755)
                     /locus_tag="H8_03987"
                     /inference="ab initio prediction:Prodigal:002006"
                     /codon_start=1
                     /transl_table=11
                     /product="hypothetical protein"
                     /translation="MTAVIARVFSEGFRVFFLSAGLYGMFAGVAWGVWLASLDGLMPYM
                     EQSYAMPPVMWHAHEMIFGYATAALGGFFLTAVPNWTGAPEARARFITLVALIWMAGRL
                     AVWFSGVLPPLFVAVVDLSFVPILALKIASQLVRRPKPQNMVFLYLLVLMLASNVMVHL
                     EWMGVTVDTLNTGIRAGLLTLCSMIAILGGRITPAFTRNAMKRAGQPEASWPVSVARLD
                     RATMILALLLPLLVLALDVGPVAGAVALVMGSVQLMRMARWRTGWALRQPILVALHLGL
                     GMLALGLILWGLAAIGMGNEIGALHVLGIGCVGGMTLAVMSRAALGHSGRPLVAPKPMA
                     IAYGLMAVAALVRWLGSDMAGGYMTAMLTADGFWIAAMGLYLFAMWPALTGPRAVQQT"
     gene            complement(28559..29755)
                     /locus_tag="H8_03987"
     CDS             30001..31677
                     /gene="nirS_2"
                     /locus_tag="H8_03986"
                     /EC_number="1.7.2.1"
                     /inference="ab initio prediction:Prodigal:002006"
                     /inference="similar to AA sequence:UniProtKB:P24040"
                     /codon_start=1
                     /transl_table=11
                     /product="Nitrite reductase"
                     /translation="MSLGISYNKPGRAFGVGLAMLLGSVAAPTFAEEPTLSEEAFESSK
                     QLYFEQCAGCHGVLRKGATGKNLEPHWKKTAADGTVTEGGTLQLGQERLEKIIAWGTEG
                     GMNNFSDIMTEQEIKDMATYIMMEPPKPPEMSLEQMMATRKVYVEEEDYPTEPLHGRNW
                     ENFFVVIERDVGKVAVIDGDTKEVLTHIPTGYAVHVLKASEHHSLTEPEHPGRFWYTMG
                     RDGKMTKIDLWQTPDKMLVSEVKIAYDARDVAVSGDGKYVIGGGYWPPHFAIVDAKTME
                     PVKVVSTRGVNVDGEYVEEARVAAIYTTPNEPTWIVAVKELGQLWQVDYTDLDNLRIDK
                     IDSAKFLHDGFFDPTGRYFQIAANASNKMVVVDTETHKLEAMIDTAALPHPGPGANWVD
                     PNCGPVAGTTHLGVGTVTVWGNDPENRPDDAWKVCYEVETDGPGLFVRTHPNSDYIWAD
                     QTKHPEPEVQQSVQVISKETGEIVKTIQITEDEGSAAVHFEFNADGTEVWVSKWNLSDS
                     KEPNGQIVIFDAKTLEEIGRIDGLYAPTGKFNVYNRSNHVT"
     gene            30001..31677
                     /locus_tag="H8_03986"
                     /gene="nirS_2"
     CDS             31802..33586
                     /locus_tag="H8_03985"
                     /inference="ab initio prediction:Prodigal:002006"
                     /codon_start=1
                     /transl_table=11
                     /product="hypothetical protein"
                     /translation="MTSEPEKKKPIWRRYFLWGMPVAGIAGAFAAGIIFWGGFNTAMEA
                     TNTKEFCISCHEMRDFVYEEYTGTIHDVNRSGVGAVCSDCHVPKDWTHKMIRKIKASKE
                     LYGKMVGTINTREKFEAKRVHLAMNEWERMKATDSRECRNCHDFESMMPEFQKPRARQQ
                     HLNAMTVGQTCIDCHKGIAHSDARDRADEEYLEKLEAPNPDFIRPIPPEYLASLEKIEA
                     KEAAEAEAEKAAKKAQQEAVQAQIAAAVDAALDEERAKTSGEDAAAPSGGASDVGSNIE
                     WNAVAAADLKLFYPGQASFEWVQNGKFHGGARPLTKGGDQCTTCHAKELDTIGNKIVAG
                     GDLEPTPIPGKRGVIDATVQAAHDDENLYIRLQWPDAGHNPAPFVDGGKMDPDNQIKVA
                     MMITGTGIELGDQVGCWASCHADNTYMPFAPEADAIAANADVAGRLNATETVTKYISES
                     RTDVEVKGRRGKALGGWDKLKAEEQIEQYLADGTYLDLMRVYADGSATNGYLLEQRVVN
                     DGEIAASAELSGGMWTVVFSRPLNSGAPGDVPLEAGKTYTVGFAIHDDFTAARFHHVTL
                     NTSLALDDDSAFINVVKQ"
     gene            31802..33586
                     /locus_tag="H8_03985"
     CDS             33642..34043
                     /gene="petE"
                     /locus_tag="H8_03984"
                     /inference="ab initio prediction:Prodigal:002006"
                     /inference="protein motif:HAMAP:MF_00566"
                     /codon_start=1
                     /transl_table=11
                     /product="Plastocyanin"
                     /translation="MKPQRLLPALLLLAAPAWADETAEICAEAEERYVELFGQPSSAVE
                     DAEVVLMYKYNFCPSELTVKAGTTVRWVNVDKRTSHSVLLKDGSQPESDRLFPEESVEL
                     TLLTPGPQDYLCGPHWETQNMIGMITVEP"
     gene            33642..34043
                     /locus_tag="H8_03984"
                     /gene="petE"
     CDS             34242..35003
                     /gene="sumT_3"
                     /locus_tag="H8_03983"
                     /EC_number="2.1.1.107"
                     /inference="ab initio prediction:Prodigal:002006"
                     /inference="similar to AA sequence:UniProtKB:O34744"
                     /codon_start=1
                     /transl_table=11
                     /product="Uroporphyrinogen-III C-methyltransferase"
                     /db_xref="COG:COG0007"
                     /translation="MSGKVFLIGAGPGDPELMTLRALRMLQEADVVVYDRLVSADILNL
                     HAEGARLIPVGKAPKCHTVPQDRINEILLEEASAGHTVARLKGGDPMIFGRGSEEAAYL
                     MARGVAVEYAPGITAAQGASCSTGVPLTHRGLATSVQYVTGHRQADKVLDLDWKRLADP
                     DSTLVVYMGVANIGQIAMGLMTENLPGSTPVLAVGKATTPDERRLVSRLDQLATDVRAA
                     DLKAPTLFIIGKVVSLYAERPVAELPEQAHG"
     gene            34242..35003
                     /locus_tag="H8_03983"
                     /gene="sumT_3"
     CDS             34996..35379
                     /locus_tag="H8_03982"
                     /inference="ab initio prediction:Prodigal:002006"
                     /codon_start=1
                     /transl_table=11
                     /product="hypothetical protein"
                     /translation="MAKLGRRDQGIVPTCTDRSPGRSGWAARTCLTIAVLAATSAFAAD
                     VIDPDTLKRLVHQDCGSCHGLSLKGGLGPDLRSETLEHYDADVLTSVILDGIPDTAMPP
                     WRPLISEEEAEWIARYLLEQEAQ"
     gene            34996..35379
                     /locus_tag="H8_03982"
     CDS             35376..36521
                     /locus_tag="H8_03981"
                     /inference="ab initio prediction:Prodigal:002006"
                     /codon_start=1
                     /transl_table=11
                     /product="hypothetical protein"
                     /translation="MKHFILGLAATLMMTTAQAEPTATGDLGLVIERAKGSVLLVDQSD
                     RAALARIEGLGDLSHASLVYSPDERYAYVFGRDGGLTKIDIVTRQIVNRVVQAGNAIGG
                     AISDDGKLVAVSNYEPGGVRVFDADTLEMIADIPTDSKTIGLVDAPGRRFVFTMWDTGE
                     TWIADFAKGAPEITKIPDMGKNPYDALITANGRTYITGLFGEDGLTALDLWAETPEPIR
                     VLPDYGRGQEEMPVYKMPHLEGWALTGREFVLPAVGHHEVLWIDADTLTETGQTKTHGQ
                     PVFAMARPDGRQVWVNFAHPLNDTIQVIDSVSKQIIHEFKPGPAVLHMEFTPRGHEVWI
                     SVRDANKVMVYDTHSFEKLREIDADSPSGIFFTARAHRTGL"
     gene            35376..36521
                     /locus_tag="H8_03981"
     CDS             36525..37514
                     /locus_tag="H8_03980"
                     /inference="ab initio prediction:Prodigal:002006"
                     /codon_start=1
                     /transl_table=11
                     /product="hypothetical protein"
                     /translation="MRHITDPIDRRLLDEFQRDFPITDRPFQMLGNALGLDEAEVIHRL
                     SRMRATGRITRVGATITPGAVTASTLASVAAPEDRLEEVAALIDAEPGVNHNYQREDAW
                     NLWFVATGPDRAHVNDTLARISRSTGLQVLDLRLVRPFNVDLGFRMTGGAKNVPSARKV
                     DASVMREGDRCLLQSLSSGLSLVSEPYAALARSLKRDVTDVMERIEALHAAGIISRLGV
                     IVRHRALGWSANAMVVWDLPAEQIETAGPALAAFPGVTLCYERNPVPDVWPYRLYSMIH
                     ARTRKEALDVLAGAIALPELAGARNKVLFSTRCFKQTGALIQAKEVAA"
     gene            36525..37514
                     /locus_tag="H8_03980"
     CDS             37511..37960
                     /locus_tag="H8_03979"
                     /inference="ab initio prediction:Prodigal:002006"
                     /codon_start=1
                     /transl_table=11
                     /product="hypothetical protein"
                     /translation="MTLDQTDRAILNRMQEDLPLTSHPYATVAAELGLSEAELLSRLRR
                     MKDDRVITRFGPFFDAAAMGGAFCLCAMAVPDEEFETVLTKVNAHPEVAHNYERTHRLN
                     MWFVLATETPEGIEATADAIERETGISVLRFPKLQEFFIGFRVAA"
     gene            37511..37960
                     /locus_tag="H8_03979"
     CDS             37957..38439
                     /locus_tag="H8_03978"
                     /inference="ab initio prediction:Prodigal:002006"
                     /codon_start=1
                     /transl_table=11
                     /product="hypothetical protein"
                     /translation="MIDATDRQIIESLQGGLPLVAAPYARVAADLGLTEATLLDRLAAL
                     KARGVIRRIAAAPNHYKLGMTSNGMTVWNVQDDLITELGAHIGALPFVTHCYERPRALP
                     DWPYNLFAMVHGSTPDEVEDKRGQIAAILGSACRGSDILYSTRILKKTGLRLKQKG"
     gene            37957..38439
                     /locus_tag="H8_03978"
     CDS             38443..39657
                     /gene="pqqE_2"
                     /locus_tag="H8_03977"
                     /EC_number="1.21.98.4"
                     /inference="ab initio prediction:Prodigal:002006"
                     /inference="similar to AA sequence:UniProtKB:P71517"
                     /codon_start=1
                     /transl_table=11
                     /product="PqqA peptide cyclase"
                     /db_xref="COG:COG0535"
                     /translation="MFRLTEYMHQLVKPTPVRKRRPGPVKPVVIWNLTRRCNLKCRHCY
                     TVSADVAFPGELSHEQAMVTLEDLGQFRVPALILSGGEPLDRFDFFDIAKRARDLVPML
                     ALSTNGTRIHDETADMIADVGFNYVGISLDGIGATNDWFRGVEGAFADALRGVRECKKR
                     GIKVGLRFCLTEGTQHHLPDLLSLCDDEGVDKFYLSHLVYAGRGDKNRGEDAAHQRTRK
                     GLDLLLERAWEAASGGRPLDIVTGNNDADAGYFLNWIRTHFDADKAAHVRAHLAAWGGN
                     SSGLGVANIDNLGRVHPDTYWSDYTVGNVKTKSFSELWTSDDPMLAMLRTRPRPLKGRC
                     GACELKDVCGGNTRIRALQLTGDPWAEDPACYLSNQEIGVDDAGERLQVTPFRGKSHDP
                     AHQFF"
     gene            38443..39657
                     /locus_tag="H8_03977"
                     /gene="pqqE_2"
     CDS             39632..41257
                     /gene="nirS_1"
                     /locus_tag="H8_03976"
                     /EC_number="1.7.2.1"
                     /inference="ab initio prediction:Prodigal:002006"
                     /inference="similar to AA sequence:UniProtKB:P24474"
                     /codon_start=1
                     /transl_table=11
                     /product="Nitrite reductase"
                     /db_xref="COG:COG2010"
                     /translation="MIRRISSFDTVSARFSTAAPVARAGTSGGSIFEKMKIGALCSILG
                     AGVAWADAPSDYAEHCASCHGENRLGGVGPALIPETLKRMRGPRVAAVIAEGRAATQMP
                     AFSHELDALQIEELAGWLKSPLESDPEWDEAQILASRTLDEDYVPVDAPVWDSDPMNIT
                     LVVETGDHHVSVLDGDTFEVLDRFETPFAVHGGPKFSPDGRYVFIMSRDGWVQKYDIWA
                     LKQVGRVRAGLNSRNIAMSGDGKWVAVANYLPNSLTVLSTEDLSVAKVIEVKSKKGLPS
                     RVSAVYQAPPRESFVLALKDVPEIWEVFYGANPPQSGLGHDFRIEGQFKNPDPFPVRKI
                     TTADYLDDFFFDQSYEYVMGASRDGKGGQVIDLVIGYKVADLDLPGMPHLGSGITWKHG
                     DTTVMATPHLTDGAVSVIDMESWETVKRIKTEGPGFFMRSHENSPYVWADVFFGPNKDA
                     MHVIDKQSLEIVKTLRPAPGKTVAHVEFTRDGSHALVSIWEDDGAVIVYDAQTLEETRR
                     LPMRKPSGKYNVWNKITFSEGTSH"
     gene            39632..41257
                     /locus_tag="H8_03976"
                     /gene="nirS_1"
     CDS             41214..41477
                     /locus_tag="H8_03975"
                     /inference="ab initio prediction:Prodigal:002006"
                     /codon_start=1
                     /transl_table=11
                     /product="hypothetical protein"
                     /translation="MSGTRLPSRKEPATEGKWPVWKLAILLYPATALTVAINLFLLGLI
                     LHSVGFGAIEPVPAILWSIPLGIPAAWLAGRWLRGLMDEADG"
     gene            41214..41477
                     /locus_tag="H8_03975"
     CDS             41567..42031
                     /locus_tag="H8_03974"
                     /inference="ab initio prediction:Prodigal:002006"
                     /codon_start=1
                     /transl_table=11
                     /product="hypothetical protein"
                     /translation="MPTVRPPHSLFDRVSRAVCGLVGIFLLLLQMLGPVLASPGDSMWI
                     EICSEAGAVWVEVDLEEGTDDPTAPCPKCADCALCAVTTAAPLPDLPLLMQSENVRIVP
                     AAIGNLCILYNSRRLWPETRGPPFATQEEFERALRASVASTLAIGGAPWS"
     gene            41567..42031
                     /locus_tag="H8_03974"
     CDS             42022..44199
                     /locus_tag="H8_03973"
                     /inference="ab initio prediction:Prodigal:002006"
                     /codon_start=1
                     /transl_table=11
                     /product="hypothetical protein"
                     /translation="MVVSRAIHFLLAFTLSCLMATSAHADSLASFLPDIDPADLAPGAD
                     AFGPVRDDVKVAPVLKGGETVAWAFLTSDFVGTTGYSGKPIHVVAAIDNDAVLTGVQLV
                     KHSEPIVLIGIPNSRMVELTEGYAGLDLKVEAETGGEGHDLDIISGATVTIMVIDDSLV
                     RGGIKVARALGLGGLSPLQADGPKREVDMAQNAVYDWSTLSGDGSIRRLTLDVGQVNAA
                     FEATGDQRAIKRPEPGEPDDTFIDMHMALVSVPSIGKSLLGDAEYQNLVNWLDEGEQAI
                     LVLGRGAYSFKGSGYVRGGIFDRIQLIQGDNSVRFFDKQQVRLGKVAAPDAPSFTELDI
                     FKIPADAEFDPTEPFRLQLLVQRAVGAVEKTFLTFDLGYKLPDRYLLPVAAPKVVDDAT
                     GEAAAKAALWQRIWKDRTVEIAVLGVMLLVLTATFFFQFHATMNARVFYWFRIGYLTMT
                     LFFIGWYANAQLSVVNLMALAGSLRTGFSWDAFLLDPLVFIQWFAVAAALLFWGRGAYC
                     GWLCPFGALQELTNKIARALKVPQWTLPWGLNERLWPAKYMIFLGLFGLSFISIPLAEK
                     YAEVEPFKTAIILKFMRDWPFVVFALALLGIGLFIERFYCRYLCPLGGALAIPARIRMF
                     DWLRRYKDCGTPCQTCANECPVQAIHPTGEINPNECVTCLHCQVLYQSEDKCPVVIRQL
                     KRRAKTGSVQMKTPLGQPPANHPNAKPQSVS"
     gene            42022..44199
                     /locus_tag="H8_03973"
     CDS             44214..46121
                     /gene="nosZ"
                     /locus_tag="H8_03972"
                     /EC_number="1.7.2.4"
                     /inference="ab initio prediction:Prodigal:002006"
                     /inference="similar to AA sequence:UniProtKB:P94127"
                     /codon_start=1
                     /transl_table=11
                     /product="Nitrous-oxide reductase"
                     /translation="MSEHDNKLTVTRRGMLGATATGAVLAGTGLGSTLMTAKQASAAAN
                     ANLEPGELDEYYGFWSSGQTGELRILGFPSMRELMRVPVFNRCSATGWGQTNESLKIMT
                     EGLLPETKEFLAKRGMKTYDNGDLHHPHMSFTDGTYDGRYLFMNDKANTRVARVRCDVM
                     KCDKITEIPNAKAIHGLRPQKFPRTGYVFANGEDETPLVNDGSVLDDPSQYVNIFTALD
                     GDTMEVAWQVIVSGNLDNTDCDYQGKYAFSTSYNSEMGMNLAEMTENELDHVVVFNIAE
                     IEKGIEAGDYQELKGVKVLDGRKGQNKKYTRYIPIPNSPHGINTAPDGKHVCINGKLSP
                     TVSIMDVTKLDALFESDADPRSCIVGEPQLGLGPLHTAYDGQGNAFTTLFLDSQIVKWN
                     IDKAIRAYNGEDVDPIISKVDVHYQPGHNSTSMGETKEADGKWLISMNKFSKDRFLNVG
                     PLKPENEQLIDISSDEMKVVHDGPTFAEPHDSIIVRSDIVNPVNVWDRNDVTWEDARKQ
                     AEADGIDLEEGAEEPIRDGNKVRVYMTSQAPTFSLEKFTVKQGDEVTVYITNLDDVDDV
                     THGFCLGNYGIAMEVAPMATASVTFTADRPGVHWFYCQWFCHALHMEMRGRMLVEPQGA
                     "
     gene            44214..46121
                     /locus_tag="H8_03972"
                     /gene="nosZ"
     CDS             46125..47381
                     /gene="nosD"
                     /locus_tag="H8_03971"
                     /inference="ab initio prediction:Prodigal:002006"
                     /inference="similar to AA sequence:UniProtKB:P19843"
                     /codon_start=1
                     /transl_table=11
                     /product="putative ABC transporter binding protein NosD"
                     /translation="MRWPLLIPLLLGSPLWAADWDVPNRAAAINEILAQAADGDTLRLS
                     PGVYAEHLILDRPVTIDGLGQATIDGQGTGSVITVTGPGVTLRGLTVIGSGSSHDGIDS
                     GIQLTKTARAPVVEDNVLLGNLYGIDIHGAKDSIVRGNRIEGRQDQRMNDRGNGVYVWN
                     APGARVEDNDIRYGRDGIFVNSSKKNTFTGNLFRDLRFAVHYMYADNSVVSDNVSIGND
                     LGYAVMFTTNVKVADNVSIGDREHGVMLNYANKSQITGNVVIGAKEKCTFLYNSNKNEF
                     TDNWFQGCGIGIHFTAGSERNRIVGNSFIGNRTQVKYVSTKWVEWSEDGRGNYWSDFAA
                     YDVDGNGIADAPYRPNDSMDHVLWTQPAAKLLLGSPAVQLVRWSQSAFPALLPGGVMDS
                     NPLMQPLEPPAMEKVPHDG"
     gene            46125..47381
                     /locus_tag="H8_03971"
                     /gene="nosD"
     CDS             47371..48264
                     /gene="nosF"
                     /locus_tag="H8_03970"
                     /inference="ab initio prediction:Prodigal:002006"
                     /inference="similar to AA sequence:UniProtKB:P19844"
                     /codon_start=1
                     /transl_table=11
                     /product="putative ABC transporter ATP-binding protein
                     NosF"
                     /db_xref="COG:COG1131"
                     /translation="MTDKALIIDHVSKDRGKTCVLDDITLSLAPGQRVALLGHNGAGKS
                     TLIKSILGLTPIQGGAIRIGDATPGSAQARRETAYLPEAVSFHPALTGREQLTLFAKLS
                     GTRADVAGLLERVGLSDALDRRIGTYSKGMRQRLGLAQVLLGQPKVALLDEPTSGLDPI
                     SRQDLYAIIDELAAQGTAVLIASHALTEVEARTDRIAIMRKGRMVADDTLNNLSALAGL
                     PIRLKVRASANADVLAAELGGNRINGASVELLCSPADKMEALRRIAGLGDAVADVEMTP
                     PKLEDLYRYYAQEERP"
     gene            47371..48264
                     /locus_tag="H8_03970"
                     /gene="nosF"
     CDS             48261..49082
                     /gene="nosY"
                     /locus_tag="H8_03969"
                     /inference="ab initio prediction:Prodigal:002006"
                     /inference="similar to AA sequence:UniProtKB:P19845"
                     /codon_start=1
                     /transl_table=11
                     /product="putative ABC transporter permease protein NosY"
                     /db_xref="COG:COG1277"
                     /translation="MTRFFAITRTEMLILRRNRWLLVATLIMVLFALALTFAGSAPTGT
                     LGVDMLTVSVASMTTLSVYLAPLLALMISFDAIAGDVDRGSLSLLLSYPAGRGEILLGK
                     FTAHLAALAFAMTVGFGTAGAVAAFFGGAGPESLMALVRLILTSILLGAVFLALGYLLS
                     ALAKGATAAAGLSAGLWLVFVVLYDLGLLGAVVMDKGGTFTQSVFPWVMVANPADAFRL
                     WNIAATEGVAMASGMTGAAQALPIWAAPASLLIWPVLGFALARLAFRRVEP"
     gene            48261..49082
                     /locus_tag="H8_03969"
                     /gene="nosY"
     CDS             49079..49594
                     /gene="nosL"
                     /locus_tag="H8_03968"
                     /inference="ab initio prediction:Prodigal:002006"
                     /inference="similar to AA sequence:UniProtKB:O68481"
                     /codon_start=1
                     /transl_table=11
                     /product="Copper-binding lipoprotein NosL"
                     /translation="MKPLVLIALIALAACKEDLAEAPDPVDLTPDALSYFCQMNIAEHG
                     GPKGQIHLKGYPAPLFFAQVRDMVAYLKSPERDADITAIYVSDMGIAPSWRQPGISNWI
                     AADGATFVVGANVAGGMGAREVVPFADPADAQAFIEIYGGTALSLPDIPDTEVLGPVDL
                     ELSLETPV"
     gene            49079..49594
                     /locus_tag="H8_03968"
                     /gene="nosL"
     CDS             49591..50487
                     /gene="apbE_2"
                     /locus_tag="H8_03967"
                     /EC_number="2.7.1.180"
                     /inference="ab initio prediction:Prodigal:002006"
                     /inference="similar to AA sequence:UniProtKB:A5F5Y3"
                     /codon_start=1
                     /transl_table=11
                     /product="FAD:protein FMN transferase"
                     /db_xref="COG:COG1477"
                     /translation="MTALSRRRFLIISAACAAATPLAASDARWHGTALGAAASLRLVGL
                     TDAEAAPIMSAMETEIARLEDIFSLYRPQSQLSRLNRDGLLTAPAPELLDVLSLSTALH
                     QASGGAFDPSIQPVWAALAAGARPGDLVEVQPAIGWEKVVFDASAIRLPVPGKSALTLN
                     GIAQGAITDRIADLLRAHGLRDVLVNMGEVAALGARGDGAPWKVGLAAPDQTVLKRIEL
                     NDRAVATSSTLATQISQGVGHIITLDGPSSRDRTVSVSAPKAAIADGLSTALCAASAGR
                     AKEILEFFPDARIELNV"
     gene            49591..50487
                     /locus_tag="H8_03967"
                     /gene="apbE_2"
     CDS             50619..51134
                     /gene="napF"
                     /locus_tag="H8_03966"
                     /inference="ab initio prediction:Prodigal:002006"
                     /inference="similar to AA sequence:UniProtKB:P0AAL0"
                     /codon_start=1
                     /transl_table=11
                     /product="Ferredoxin-type protein NapF"
                     /db_xref="COG:COG1145"
                     /translation="MSQMTSRRAFLSARGLREDPDAIRPPGAVATGFSDLCTRCEDCAA
                     ACPEDIITFDDAGFPVLDLSAGGCTLCGDCADICPTPALLSERVAEWPWRARIDDTSCL
                     STNGVSCRLCQDNCEQDAIRFRLQLGGRAEPALETETCIGCGSCSAACPTGAIVMHRPA
                     PLHPEVNQ"
     gene            50619..51134
                     /locus_tag="H8_03966"
                     /gene="napF"
     CDS             51131..51424
                     /gene="napD"
                     /locus_tag="H8_03965"
                     /inference="ab initio prediction:Prodigal:002006"
                     /inference="protein motif:HAMAP:MF_02200"
                     /codon_start=1
                     /transl_table=11
                     /product="Chaperone NapD"
                     /translation="MNICGCLVHIAPDYTDAARAAMAETQGVELHAEAEDGRFVVVVED
                     TADRLASDTIMDLHQIPGVISLSLTYHHFEDLAETAPRPDAPSQPSSRRPMQ"
     gene            51131..51424
                     /locus_tag="H8_03965"
                     /gene="napD"
     CDS             51421..53913
                     /gene="napA_3"
                     /locus_tag="H8_03964"
                     /EC_number="1.9.6.1"
                     /inference="ab initio prediction:Prodigal:002006"
                     /inference="similar to AA sequence:UniProtKB:P33937"
                     /codon_start=1
                     /transl_table=11
                     /product="Periplasmic nitrate reductase"
                     /db_xref="COG:COG0243"
                     /translation="MTISESRRTFLKASAAAATASAAGIPMAAGQANAQVGAPDIRWDK
                     AACRFCGTGCSVLVGTKEGRVVATQGDPDAPVNRGLNCIKGYFLSKIMYGKDRLTTPLL
                     RKTNGQYDKNGEFEPVSWDEAFDVMAAKWKEALAKKGPTSVGMFGSGQWTVWEGYAAAK
                     MMKAGFRSNNIDPNARHCMASAVVGFMRTFGIDEPMGCYDDLEHADTFVLWGSNMAEMH
                     PILWSRLTDTRLTKPGCEVHVLSTFEHRSFELADNGMVFAPQTDLAILNYIANYIIQNG
                     AVNEEFVKNHVNITKTATDIGYGLRDNNPLQQEAENPNSGKLEPISFEEYAEAVSKYTL
                     EYTSELSGVPADKLERLAKQYADPNRKVMSLWTMGFNQHTRGSWVNSLMYNVHLLVGKI
                     SEPGNSPFSLTGQPSACGTAREVGTFAHRLPADMVVMNDKHREICETAWNVPAGTIPDK
                     PGFHAVLQHRKLKDGDLNAYWVQCTNNMQAAPNINEEGYPGYRNPENFITVSDPYPTVT
                     AVSADLILPTAMWVEKEGAYGNAERRTQFWRQQVKAPGEAKSDLWQVMEFSKRFTVEEV
                     WGEELLAKMPEHRGKTMYEVLFANGSVDKFPLSETAEGFDNDESEHFGFYVQKGLFEEY
                     ANFGRGHAHDLAPFETYHQARGLRWPVVDGKETLYRFREGYDPYVSEGAGVEFYGHKDG
                     KAKIIFAPYEPAAEEPDAEFDLWLCTGRVLEHWHSGSMTRRVPELHRAYPAAVVYMHPQ
                     DAKDRGLRRGQEIVLSTRRGEVTSRVETRGRNKVPRGLVFMPWFDEHQLTNKLTLDATC
                     PLSKETDFKKCACKVERA"
     gene            51421..53913
                     /locus_tag="H8_03964"
                     /gene="napA_3"
     CDS             53941..54759
                     /gene="napG"
                     /locus_tag="H8_03963"
                     /inference="ab initio prediction:Prodigal:002006"
                     /inference="similar to AA sequence:UniProtKB:P0AAL3"
                     /codon_start=1
                     /transl_table=11
                     /product="Ferredoxin-type protein NapG"
                     /db_xref="COG:COG1145"
                     /translation="MSLVDKPLSPQRRRFLQDSARAAGGCVVAGSLLAYLARDARALPA
                     DALRPPGALPEKEFLSACIRCGLCVRDCPYDTLKLAELGSDAVATGTPFFTARDVPCEM
                     CDDIPCVAACPTGALDPGLENIDDAEMGVAVLVDQENCLNFLGLRCDVCYRVCPVIDEA
                     ITLETAHNTRSGHHALFIPTVHAERCTGCGMCEKSCVLPEAAIKVLPARLARGSSAEHY
                     RKGWEEKAAKGAPVVEGIIDLPDRLPGPGTDNLAAPGGFAPEYDLPGVGQ"
     gene            53941..54759
                     /locus_tag="H8_03963"
                     /gene="napG"
     CDS             54756..55673
                     /gene="napH"
                     /locus_tag="H8_03962"
                     /inference="ab initio prediction:Prodigal:002006"
                     /inference="similar to AA sequence:UniProtKB:P33934"
                     /codon_start=1
                     /transl_table=11
                     /product="Ferredoxin-type protein NapH"
                     /db_xref="COG:COG0348"
                     /translation="MSTRTHMPVGQEAVEDKGWIGAHRFLLMRRASQLFFLVLFLLGPW
                     FGIWIVEGNLAGSLTLGVLPLTDPFILLQSFVAGHWPEVTALIGGLIVLVVYALIGGRV
                     YCSWVCPINPVTDAANWVHRKLDLPKGWQPKRGTRLWILATVLLVSGLSGVIAWELVNP
                     ITMLHRGLVFGMGFVWAMIAAIFVFDVFVSRHGWCGHLCPVGAFYGLIGSKSLLRVSAA
                     NRTACDDCMDCYAVCPENQVISPALKGKPGSSPLILSPDCTNCGRCIDVCAVDVFNFTH
                     RFDDHVVQPSDPVAAPEPRAARPI"
     gene            54756..55673
                     /locus_tag="H8_03962"
                     /gene="napH"
     CDS             55686..56123
                     /gene="napB"
                     /locus_tag="H8_03961"
                     /inference="ab initio prediction:Prodigal:002006"
                     /inference="similar to AA sequence:UniProtKB:P0ABL3"
                     /codon_start=1
                     /transl_table=11
                     /product="Periplasmic nitrate reductase, electron transfer
                     subunit"
                     /db_xref="COG:COG3043"
                     /translation="MKRSIVTGGIALLPVVLLSGWAFAQSAQVETLRGADVDEPIPLDQ
                     IHKNVEGRMQRNYRQQPPLIPHSIEQYQIDVRTNQCLSCHDWSKAGERNAPTLSMTHYL
                     DREGRELDRVAGTRYFCNQCHVPQADAPPLVENVFQPSTGN"
     gene            55686..56123
                     /locus_tag="H8_03961"
                     /gene="napB"
     CDS             56153..56842
                     /gene="napC"
                     /locus_tag="H8_03960"
                     /inference="ab initio prediction:Prodigal:002006"
                     /inference="similar to AA sequence:UniProtKB:P0ABL5"
                     /codon_start=1
                     /transl_table=11
                     /product="Cytochrome c-type protein NapC"
                     /db_xref="COG:COG3005"
                     /translation="MADSPEKRGFLGRLWNAIWTPAVMFSSGFLILAGFLAGILFWGGF
                     HWTLELTNTEEFCVSCHTMETNLGEYRETIHYNNHSGVRAICSDCHVPDEWNHKIKAKI
                     MAVKDVYHELVGTISTPEKYEDHRLAMASAVWKKMKASDSRECRNCHNFDYMDFTIQET
                     RAASEHQRAIDNGMTCIDCHQGIAHSLPPNYLETYEKVTAALEDEVVQEHAAAGDDIRD
                     FLNNSSN"
     gene            56153..56842
                     /locus_tag="H8_03960"
                     /gene="napC"
     CDS             56856..57113
                     /locus_tag="H8_03959"
                     /inference="ab initio prediction:Prodigal:002006"
                     /codon_start=1
                     /transl_table=11
                     /product="hypothetical protein"
                     /translation="MLELLGTIGGNVLSLPGILGLALGMMTRKLWLGAALGGAVGVFET
                     LVFAGFRFAHVEPLELIIAIVVGVCAGSLGTAIRIKGATA"
     gene            56856..57113
                     /locus_tag="H8_03959"
     CDS             complement(57183..57965)
                     /gene="csqR"
                     /locus_tag="H8_03958"
                     /inference="ab initio prediction:Prodigal:002006"
                     /inference="similar to AA sequence:UniProtKB:P32144"
                     /codon_start=1
                     /transl_table=11
                     /product="HTH-type transcriptional repressor CsqR"
                     /db_xref="COG:COG1349"
                     /translation="MSKYEQDILSTVNLHGRISVMELARILNVSDQTVRRIVKPMVAKG
                     SLSKVHGALVSTQNVLDPPFLARMAQNRAAKVAIADAVAARIPDGSAIAIDTGSTSGFI
                     AQALRARKNLTVVTNSAFIAATLSMEEGNRVFMAGTQLRNHDGAAFDRAAYDVIAGFSA
                     RTAILSASLVHPSKGFMVYDQCEADMARAMSDIADQTFMAVDSTKFNEVQTSPALRLPG
                     LTEKDVLITDRTLPAAYRSLPGDAELVIAGVKSHEDSH"
     gene            complement(57183..57965)
                     /locus_tag="H8_03958"
                     /gene="csqR"
     CDS             58116..60539
                     /gene="abo_12"
                     /locus_tag="H8_03957"
                     /EC_number="1.5.3.19"
                     /inference="ab initio prediction:Prodigal:002006"
                     /inference="similar to AA sequence:UniProtKB:Q8GAI3"
                     /codon_start=1
                     /transl_table=11
                     /product="4-methylaminobutanoate oxidase
                     (formaldehyde-forming)"
                     /translation="MTTHSVRHLIIGGGIIGCSIAYHLARSGETDVVLLERASLTEGAT
                     WHAAGLVGQLRSSRNTTRMLKRSVALYDRLAEETGMEFDWKKVGSLRLAVSKERLLEAK
                     RLATMARSFDLEMEIISAAEAKALFPYVDANGLEGAAFIPSDGHVDPAGLCQAIASGAR
                     MHGARIRQSVEVTDFEIHNDRITKVMTSEGNYEADTVVLAAGMWSRELAAKLGVVVPAC
                     AVEHQYIVTEPLPDLDLVKRLPTLRDPERLVYYKPDAGGRLVIGGYEDNTLPFGDRGIP
                     GPFVRQLLPDNLERFAPLAELAGQVTPVVNTVGIRQVINGPIPYSADGDFVMGWAPELR
                     NLMLATGFLYGIAAGGGAGEMIAEWIVEGRPSLDLWPLDVRRFSPHHATRAFMYPRAVE
                     HYAHHYKMRYPGQEAETARNLRLSPLHERLKQHGAVFGSKNGWERPLWFAPPGVEPVDQ
                     LDFLSPGWKNYAEQEHKAARDGVVLIDQTSFSKFELIGPGALEALQNLAVSNMDKPDGT
                     VIYTQLCNDRGGVEADITVTRLGRDHFYIVTGSGFGVHDSDWIRRHLPRDGRAQLIEMT
                     SARAVINICGPKARDVMQTVAEEDVSNLAFPFATAREITLGTAKVRAIRIGYVGELGWE
                     LHIPTEFALHVYDLLWQAGQSHGIRDIGYRTIESLRLEKGYLYWSADITPDYSPIEAGL
                     GARVHLKSKQGFIGRPVLEAQKATGPERQLCTFITDERLPSTGGETILHSGKTVSLACS
                     GGYGFTVGKTILYGYLPAGLAGGSEFEVEVFGERHPIQRVDGPLFDPANSRLKA"
     gene            58116..60539
                     /locus_tag="H8_03957"
                     /gene="abo_12"
     CDS             60551..61483
                     /locus_tag="H8_03956"
                     /inference="ab initio prediction:Prodigal:002006"
                     /codon_start=1
                     /transl_table=11
                     /product="hypothetical protein"
                     /translation="MQNEPKLEIMQALRNVAGFDTLAETDLRTYRLGGLTNLVYRVEGG
                     PRTVIVRIPGEGTEAYIDRAVEIHNAQVAAKAGVGPEVLWADASSGVMISDCVPDIVTM
                     TPEMFATRPGSAARAGKALRQLHDAPEPFKFRFELFSMINDYMKVLADKNATLPDGYAD
                     VVAEAAPIREVLRDKPGTLVPSHCDPLCENFLDDGQRMWIVDYEYSGMNDALWDLGDLS
                     VEAGLTDEQELDMLTAYFDGPPSEAQIGRMVIYKAMCDLLWTLWGLIQHADENPAEDFW
                     AYATNRFERCKSLMLAPSFAAHVKAVAEE"
     gene            60551..61483
                     /locus_tag="H8_03956"
ORIGIN
        1 aaacaggcat tggcgcacga actccatgtg gcgatagaca ccaaccgcgt ttgcggttgt
       61 cgtggtgacc acaaagtgat cctcggccag gcgggcggcg gtgccgtcat ccatggcaat
      121 accgtcttcg cgcagcatca gaccataacg ggtcttgccc accggcagtt tggcaaagcc
      181 gttgcaatag atcttgttga ggaactctgc cgcatccgcg ccctgcacgt cgattttgcc
      241 cagcgtggtc acgtcgcaga cgccgacacc gctgcgtacg gccagaactt cgcgatccac
      301 ggattcgcgc caatgggtct caccagcctt ggggaaccac tgcgcacgca gccaggggcc
      361 cacctcgacg aataccgcgc cctgttcttc ggcccattgg tggctgggcg tcagtcgcgt
      421 cggtttgaat tctttcccga ccgatcgccc ggcccaggcc cccatcgcca ccggcgtgta
      481 aggtggccgg aagatggttg tgccggtttc gggaatgctc ttgccggtga tctcggccat
      541 cacggccagc gcgccgacat tcgcggtttt gccctgatcg gtcgccatgc caagggtggt
      601 atagcgtttc agatgctcga cactgcggaa gccttcctgt tcggccagtt tgacgtcctt
      661 gacggtcacg tcattctgga agtccagcca ggcgcggcct ttgccgggca cgtgccacag
      721 cggggtgata cggatctcat catcctcggc tttcggcagg tcgaccgggc aggccctgat
      781 ccccagcccg tcaagcgccg caagtgccgc attggtgccc gaggcgaccg ccccgtggct
      841 ggtcaggttg ccagcggcgg caccggcgac gaccataccc ttcggcagtt cggccggcgg
      901 gatgaaggtt gcaagcggtt cgaaccattg cgggcgaccg cgttggtggc atgtcagttg
      961 cacattcgga ttccacccac ccgaaacgcc cagaccgctg acttcgatgg ggcgggtctg
     1021 accgtcggcc atctgcacgg tgatcgattt cagccccaga cgaccctgcg cgttggtcac
     1081 atgcgccccg gccagcaact cacactcggc gatgcgcgga gcatcgtggc gcgggtcgat
     1141 cacggcaaca accttgatcc cggctttgat cagatcctga gcggcgcggt gtccttcatc
     1201 gttgttggtg aagattgcca cgcgctggcc cggcgtcaca gcccagcggt ttgcataggc
     1261 ccgcatcgcg cccgccagca ttatgcccgg tcggtcgttg ttttcgaaag caatcggacg
     1321 ttcggtagag ccggcacaaa gcaccgagtg tttcgcgtaa atgcgccaca gaatctggcg
     1381 tggtttcccc gcctcgggca ccgcaaggtg atccgagacc cgctcaagcg cgccgtgaat
     1441 gccgtgatca taggcgccga acacggtggt gcgcgtcaga aggcgcacat tgtccatcga
     1501 cgccagctct cccagtgtct gcgtgaccca atcggcattc gatatgccct cgaaccggtc
     1561 acaatcagac aacagacgcc cacccatccg gctgtcttcg tccgccagaa tgacccgcgc
     1621 gccagaccgc gctgccgtca acgccgcgat caggccggaa ggaccggcgc cgataaccag
     1681 gacatcgcaa tgcaaatagc ccttgtcgta gatatccggg tcggcctgct gcgtcaggct
     1741 gcccagaccg gccgccttgc ggatcatcgg ctcatagagc ttttcccaga acgccttggg
     1801 ccacatgaag gtcttgtaat agaaacccgc cgtcaaaaag ggcgaaagcc gatcattgat
     1861 cgacagcgca tcgaaggcga gcgagggcca gcggttctgt gatgtcgcct cgagcccgtc
     1921 gaacagttcg accgtggtcg cgcgtgtgtt gggctcctgc cggttgcccg tgcgcagctc
     1981 gaccagcgcg ttgggctctt ccgagcccga ggccagcaca ccgcgtggac ggtggtattt
     2041 gaacgaacgg ccaaccaacc gctcgtcatt ggccagcaac gccgaggcca gcgtatcacc
     2101 ctgatagcct tcgtaggatt tgccatcgaa ggtaaagcgc agctttttgg accggtcgat
     2161 cagaccgccc tgcaaacgat tgttctgggt cattttcccc gtcccgtctt gcgggctaca
     2221 tcccgcgcca gttccgttgc cagaatttca tgggtcagcg tgtcgcgtgt cacaaccagc
     2281 cacgagcggt cgccctgctc gtgaaaccac agctctcggt gggttcctgc cgggttgtcg
     2341 cgcaggtaga catagtcgtg aaactcggcg gcggccgtgt cggattgcca gtcgggccga
     2401 ttgatcaggc tcgcgtcacc cagataggtg aattccgacg cgtcacgcgg gccaagcagt
     2461 ggatgattga tgatcatgtc cgggcctcct cagtgcaggt tgggctgtgc gcccacgcct
     2521 ttttcgtcaa tcatccgccc ggttctgaaa cggtccagac gataggcagt tgcaacgtca
     2581 tgcggtcggt cggtggccat cagatgcgcg aaacaaaaac cagatgctgg cgttgccttg
     2641 aacccgccgt agcaccagcc accattgaaa tagagccttt caattccggt gtgatctatg
     2701 aacggcgaac catccatcga catatccatc acaccgcccc acatccgcag caggcgcgcg
     2761 cggccgatca tcggcatcag ggacatgccg ccttcggcca cgtcctcgac cacgggcagg
     2821 ttgccgcgtt gtgcataggt gttgtagcca tcgatatcgc cgccaaagac cagaccgccc
     2881 ttgtccgatt ggctcacata gaaatgtccg gcgccataag tgatcactcc gtcaagcacc
     2941 ggtttcagcc cttcggtcac aaaggcctgg agcacgtggc tttcgatcgg caggcgcatc
     3001 cccgcctgtg ccatcacgcg cccggaagac ccggcaaccg ccacgcccac cttcttggcg
     3061 ccgatgtaac cccgtgtggt ttcaacaccc agcagttttc cgttttcgat gcggaacccg
     3121 gtgacttcgc aattctggat gatgtcgacc ccccgttgat ccgcggcacg ggcatagccc
     3181 caagcgacac cgtcatgacg tgccgtacca ccgcggcgat gcaacagacc gcccttgatc
     3241 ggaaagcgtg catcgtcaaa gttcaggaac ggatacatcg cacgaacgcc ctctgcatcc
     3301 agcatttccg ccccagagcc ggtgaacatc atcgcgttgc cacgacgacg atacgcgtca
     3361 cgctgcgcgt ccgtatgaca gaggttcaga ataccgcgct gactgaccat cgcattgtag
     3421 ttcaggtcct gttcaagatt ttcccacagt ttcagcgaca gctcatagaa tggctggttg
     3481 ccatccaaca ggtaattggc gcgaatgatc gttgtattgc gccccacgtt gccgccaccg
     3541 atccagcctt tttccagaac cgccaccctg gcggcgttgt gttccttggc cagatagtat
     3601 gccgtcgcaa ggccgtggcc gccgccgccg atcacgatga aatcatagct tgattgaggc
     3661 tcaggatcgc gccaagccgg tgtccagccc cggtgccctt tcaaaacctg ccgcatgatc
     3721 gcgagtgccg aataccgcat gaatatgtgt ccttaaccct cagtgcgccg aagcatcatg
     3781 tgccgccggg aaagccccag tcacgacgta atccgtcacg gagtttatcg gttgcgacaa
     3841 ttttcaggcc ggtattgaga ttgattggcg cgcgatcggg cagttttccg ggcgtccacc
     3901 atgaccgcgg cgttgaggtt gcaggactaa aaagcaacgc acctgttgag gggatcagaa
     3961 cctcaacaat tcaatcgtat gcccggcggg caggtcttcg atctcggccg gtatgatcgc
     4021 caacccgtct gcctgcgcca gcaaggcaac acggccactg taggcgggcg ccatcagacg
     4081 tacattggga aggccacgcg gcgaggtgcc gtcaatctgg accggacgat attcctgccg
     4141 acccgcgcga cgctgcacgg gttcagccag cacggcctga acagttatct gaggtctgtg
     4201 gcacaagcct gcgcgccgcg ccatcatctg cgacccgatt atctgccatg tcacataggc
     4261 tgacaccggg ttgccgggca gaccaacgta aagagcgcgc ccgcgccgcc cgaacatgac
     4321 cggtttaccg ggcttcatcg ccactttcat gacatcggtt tcaccgccaa tcgcgctgaa
     4381 cagccggggc atgtgatctt catccccgac tgacacgccc ccagtcgtgg cgatgaggtc
     4441 cgaggcatcg catgcctcgc gcagaacttg ttccagacgg gtcgggtcat cctcgaccgg
     4501 tcccaggtcg gtcagttcga tccagggttt ttgcaacagc gccagcagca tataacggtt
     4561 cgagttgtag atttggccgg ggccgagggg ttcgcccggt tgacgcagtt cgctgcctgt
     4621 cgaaaagatc gtgaccttca gttttcgaaa caccaggacc tcaccatacc ctgcggatgc
     4681 cagggcggcc atctcgcgcg gtccaatttg acagccccgt cgcaggaccg gactcccggc
     4741 acaaagatct tcccccgcac gccggatatg ctggccgggt ttcgggcggc ggctgaatcg
     4801 aatcctgtcg atcagaagat cgcaatcttc ctgcatcagc acggcatcga attcaggcgg
     4861 caccggagcg cccgtaaaaa tgcgcaaagc gctgccttcg ggggcatcat ggtcgccgca
     4921 gtcacccgcg gccacgcgcc cggcgatggg cagctcaaac accggcccat cacccagatc
     4981 accagtgcgg acggcatagc catccatggc cgagttgtcg aaggcaggca tatcgacctt
     5041 gctggcgcaa tcctcggcca gaacccggcc tattgcttgt tccagcggca aaatctcggt
     5101 ttcagtgaca ggatcggcga cggaaagacc gcgctcaagg gcgtcctcga cagtcagata
     5161 catgtgggcg tggcggtcac aggcacatcc atcagccatt ttgagtctcc gaaaatatta
     5221 agcgtcctgc aaatcccggc tgttcggccg gatcgggatt gggcaggccg gccttgaatt
     5281 cttccaaatc cgagctggga tcagcaacga acggcagcgt atccatgcca taccgaccat
     5341 gcgcggcgcg acctatgccg tcatcgcctt cttgctcgga cgacaaatcc ggctcgggtt
     5401 ggccgcaaag ctcaaacacg cgcgcgcagt cagagttcat gccaagggtg ggcgttacgg
     5461 agggcagccc cgccaacctc ttgaagccct cggtatcccc ggcaggggtt ggtgcagata
     5521 gcgtcagcca agtgttcatc cgtccctccg gagctcaggc cgcccggcgg gacccccccg
     5581 caggtcagcc gaaacgctga tcatcaccgg caaaaggacg cgatggtttt tgtcgcacgg
     5641 tccggccaga aattcccggc caatggacag caaggcgggt ttactgtcat tgacataggt
     5701 catgatccgc gttcgggcgc cccatcagga agggcacatt gccgcctctg tcgattccgc
     5761 aggtattgaa atcacaaccg cagcgctgcg ctggcccttt ggtcggtttc gaaaggaaaa
     5821 aggccggctt ggtcgcgaaa agtcgacaag tgcaggtgtc ggggtctttt tcagcagatc
     5881 tcggccgaat gccagacgtt cttgaccgtc atgtaattct caaggccttc ggttccgcct
     5941 tcccgaccat agccactgga tttcacgccc ccaaagggcg tttccggcat cgatgcttca
     6001 agcgtgttga tcgacagatt gccgacctcg acctcgtcaa tcagacggtc gatgtagtcc
     6061 gcccgattgg tgaaagcgta ccccgccagc ccgtagggaa ttgaattcgc cagatcgacc
     6121 gcctcatcca gcgaagccac cgggttgatc accgcaaccg gtccaaacgg ctcttcgcgc
     6181 atgatccgcg ccgctttagg aacgttcaat aacaccgtcg gttcaaagaa atatccccgc
     6241 tcaccaagcc gcgatccgcc tgtggcaagc gttgcccctt gtgccactgc gtcttcaacc
     6301 agctctgaca aggctggcac gcgccggtcg ttggccgttg ggcccatttc aacggttgcg
     6361 tcaagcccat tgccgacaac cgtggccttg gcccttgcaa caaacccggc cgcataggcg
     6421 tcaaaaatgc tctcatgcgc gaagaaacgg gttggcgaag tgcagacctg accggcattg
     6481 cgcattttgc ggaccgcgcc tgaaacggcc gccgattgca catccgtatc ttcgcaaacg
     6541 atgaccggcg cgtggccgcc cagctccatg agcactcggg tgtcgtgttg ggccgccaaa
     6601 gtggtcaaat gacgcccgac ggttgtcgat ccggtgaagg ccaccatgcg aacggggtcc
     6661 tgcgggatca gatggccgga tatctcggat ggttcaccga aaaccaaatt cagaacccct
     6721 gctggcagac cggcatcttc gaacgctttt gctatgtgca aagcgccggc aggcgtttct
     6781 tctgccgctt tcaggatcac cgaacagccc gaggccaaag caccggcgat tttccgggca
     6841 ggttggctca tggggaagtt ccacggcgaa aatgccgcga caacgccgac aggctggtga
     6901 tgaactgcaa atttgtgacc ctgagctgcc ggaatgatcc gtccataggt tcgcatcgcc
     6961 tcgcccgcat cccattcaaa gaactcggcg ccgcgaatga cctccagccg ggcctgcttc
     7021 aaaggcttgc catgttccag agtaatggaa tgcgcgattt cttcctgccg ctgacgcatg
     7081 aagtttgccg cccgcaggat cgtatccgcg cgttcccgcg gcgatgtgcg gcgccacagt
     7141 ctaaatcctt cgacggccgc ttgcagcgcg tcgtccaggt ctttcaccga tgcgcaaggc
     7201 aatcgcccga gttcttcctc ggttgccggg ttgacaaccg ggatatcgcg cccggttttt
     7261 cgccacgtgc cgccaatgaa cagcctgagc tctggataca tgaaaccggc gcctccattt
     7321 gccttgattt ttgatcgcgc gatgcctcgc atgagttcaa gtgcattgcg cgaatacgga
     7381 tatcaaattg gcgaatatct ggtctgtctg ctctgcgccg cccgatgcag agccgttttg
     7441 aaagcgcgcc ccgcgggcga cagatcgtcg tcggcacgga aggacactcc aatcggcccc
     7501 tgcccgaacg gaacctccca ggccagctga gcaagatggt tgttttcgat atcctggacg
     7561 acgacctcgg caggcataag gccgatcagg tcgcgggatt gcagcagcgc ccggttcgtc
     7621 aggtaagaca cggattcaat ggcgaccggt ggcacgtact gctgttggcc gacgaaaaaa
     7681 tgatccgcct gacgtcgcaa cgtggtctct tgcgggggaa gaatccagcc aaacggcttg
     7741 gtttgcgcaa aggtcacggc gtcccgccca gccagcgggt gttgagggcc gacaatggcc
     7801 aatatccgat cctcgaacag tttttcctgt cgaatcttgt cgcgatgccg gtgcgacggc
     7861 aggcgtccta caaccatgtc gatctcaccc gacagcagcc ggggcatgag cacctcgttg
     7921 gtcccctcgc tgatcttgac tgcaacgttc gggcggtctt ccagcagcag ctcgatggcg
     7981 gcaggcaaca ggctggttga cgccgcaagc agtgtgccca ccacgacacg gccggaattt
     8041 ccttcgttca gatcgtccat ttcctgcgcg gcattcgaca cctgcgcaaa tatcagcttc
     8101 ccgtgacgta tgagagtttc gccaaaaacc gttggcacga cgcctcggtt ggtgcgcgtg
     8161 aacagcttga cttcgaagtc cagttcaaga tcctgaatca tcttggttgc cgctggctga
     8221 gatattccca gctcacgcgc ggcattctga atgtttccat gcgcgcccac cgcgaccagc
     8281 aaacgcagct ggcgcagctt caggcgggtc aaggcgcggt caacgatgcg agagtgacgc
     8341 ccaaccatgg ctacagcaca atcggcttgc aaagctgatc cagcttggac agcacgctca
     8401 tggccgcaag cgccgagctt cgcgggttgt cgggcagcgc ggtgccgctg atccggaact
     8461 gaaacgtgcc gaaatcgcct tcggcctcga cctcgtgaat gttcttttgg atcgtcggat
     8521 cggcgatcag acgaacctgt gtgctatcga accccacacc cgccaaggcg acggcggcgg
     8581 cgacatttgc gttctttggg taagccagcg ccgcctctcg cgccgaaccc tgaaaatggg
     8641 tttcagccgc ggtgatattg ccgaggtcaa gactgtgttc ggcaagggat cccttccacc
     8701 ccgccggcgg cttgcgcccc acatatgtga cggatttgag cggcccgacc gctgcggcgc
     8761 tgagacagtc cagcccgcct atggcaccgc ttgccagatg cagccgcgcc ccgccctttc
     8821 gtgcggccct gtccagccgg tcactgacct gctgatccgc aagtgcgccg gcagagacac
     8881 tgatgatatc cagccctcgt gccagaatgt ccggacccaa accggccaat gcctcgtgcc
     8941 ccgcgcaatc cagaacaatt tcgattccgg ccggcaggtc atcaaccgaa ccgactgact
     9001 tgggcgattt tggatcaacg cggtgtggtc tgaccagaat ggccgccaac tcatgcccat
     9061 gttctggcaa catgcgctgc acaaactgcg cgattgcgcc ggttccgatg actgcgatct
     9121 tcatgtctgg accctagacc agcattgaaa aaatctgaat tggtaagttg gtgatatatt
     9181 tttttcagat atccatttcc ctgaaatgtc actggaccga cgcgcctggt gtgttttgtt
     9241 cctgttgaag ccacggggac cacgttggaa atgaaatact caaaacacga cgcgaaggcc
     9301 tatgcccgcg aacatatgac tgggatatgg gcagcggcgc tgaacccgtt caatgatgac
     9361 ctgtctctgg atgaatcggg actgcgcgcc aacatccgcc attggatcga cgatctggac
     9421 atccagggcc ttttcgtcgc cggcaaacag ggcgagttct tttcgatgag catcgaagag
     9481 cgcaagcgca acttcgaaat tgccgttgac gaatgcgcag gcaaagccgg tgtaatcgtc
     9541 tcggtctcgg accagaacat gaatacggcc ttggacctgg cgcatcacgc ccagaattgc
     9601 ggcgcggatt acatcgttct gcacgcgccg gttctgagct ttgtgcagga tcgcggagag
     9661 gttttgtacc agtactacaa gcgtttttgt gacgaactgg atatcggcat cgccatgtgg
     9721 agccatccag acagcggcta tttgatgcaa cccgaagaat gcgcccgcat tgcggactta
     9781 cccaatatcg ttgcgataaa atactcggtc ccgcgcgaga tgtacgtgaa gctgacccat
     9841 atggtgggcg acaggatcca tgtctcgacc tcggctgaac atgagtggct ggacaacata
     9901 ttggaactgg actggaagct ctatctctgc tcgtccccgc cctatcagct gcaaagcaag
     9961 gtcgatcagc ggatgaacga atacacgcgt ctggcctttg cgggaaaggc cgatgaagcg
    10021 cgacgtgtct ttgacagtct gaaccctgtc cgcgacgcga tgaaacgcgc gcgccctgcc
    10081 ggcaaaccca ctgcattcgg aaagtactgg caagagttgc tgggtcaggt cggtggccat
    10141 gtacgcccgc cgatgctgga actgaccgac gccgaaaaag cgatcattcg caaagcattt
    10201 gatgaaagcg ggctgcgcgt ctgagctggg tgaggcccgg cagtataagg aaatcggata
    10261 gcgagatgct gataattcct ttgcggtcat ggaaaatcgc gccaaacatt tcgggataag
    10321 gagtgggaca tgtcaaaact gaaagcgttc aactttaagg cctggatcga cgaacaccgc
    10381 catctgctca agccgcccgt agggaatcgt caggtttggg aagacgccga tctgatggtc
    10441 accgttgtgg gcggcccgaa caagcgaacc gattaccacg acgacccggt ggaagaattc
    10501 ttctaccagc tcgaaggcga catggtgttg aaaatctatg acggagagga gttctatgat
    10561 gttccgatcc gtgagggcga ggtttttctg ctgcctccgc atgtacgcca ttcgccacag
    10621 cgccctcagg aaggctcgat cgggcttgtg attgaaccca agcgccagac cggagagctg
    10681 gacgccatcg aatggtattg ctttgaatgc ggatcactgg tgcatcgagc ggaaatgcag
    10741 ctaaagtcca tcgttgatga cctgcctccg gtttatcaga agttctatgc ctcggaacaa
    10801 gaccgcacct gccccaattg tcaggctgtg cacccgggaa aggaaccgcc cgagggctgg
    10861 gtcacgttgt aaaacaagat taaacagggg aagtaatgag acattttgca aaaatcgccg
    10921 cctctgcggc tgtgttggca ctggcgtccg tggccgcaca cgccgaagag tttcggttgg
    10981 gtctgatcac gccgccaccg catatctgga ccaaagccgc cgaagcattt ggggccgagt
    11041 tgaatgaggc cagtggtggc gctcattcgg tatcggtttt cccggctcgc cagttgggga
    11101 acgaggccga aatgctgcaa caattgcaga ccggcgcgtt ggacatggct ttcatgaccg
    11161 tggctgaagt ttcgaaccgc gcgcccgagt tgggggcatt ctatgcgccc tatctggcag
    11221 atgacattgg gcacgcgggg cgcatcctgc gatctgatac ggccaaatcc atgctggaac
    11281 ccttgccggg gcaggttggt gtcgttgggc tgggatatgg gatggccgga ttgcgccaga
    11341 tcgtcagccg gggcgaggtt tcctccgccg aagatctgtc gggcctgaaa cttcggatca
    11401 cgcccttcac accgattctg gatttctaca acgcggtggg tgcggcaccc acgcccatgc
    11461 ccttgcctgc cgtctatgat gcgctggcca atggtcaggt cgacgccatc gacatggacg
    11521 ccgagctgat ctgggttctg aaatattacg aacacgccga cacgatcgtg cagtcggatc
    11581 acatgatgtt cccgatggtc gggctggtat cggccaaggt ctgggctggt ttgtctgaag
    11641 aagaccgcgc gatgatcgcg gaactcatgg ccaagcatgt cgacagcacc attgatgcct
    11701 acgttgaaaa cgatgccaaa tggctggagc agatcgaggg caccggcaaa gcctacaaaa
    11761 aggtcgatgc ctcgttcttt ggcgacgcga tcgaagagtg gaacgggatc tggtcccaaa
    11821 agacctcttc ccttgacgct ttgcggcaga ctgcggcaga aacaaaataa cgaaaacggc
    11881 atgacgaaag gggcgcagct cgatcctgcg ccctttttca cgggagaaca gcgatgttgt
    11941 atcggctgtc ggcaggcttg gcgcgggtcg agttgtggtg cgctgccttt ctggcagtct
    12001 gcattgcggt tctgattttg ttgaatgtcg tgacgcgaac ggcgggcaac gccctgttct
    12061 gggttgatga gctggcgatc tacgcgatgg tctggatgac ttttctgggc gcgtcttccg
    12121 cattgcacca tcgcagctcg gtgtcgatct ccatcgtttc cgacaacgtg cccgaacgcg
    12181 cgaaaccatt gatccgcaag ggtgtggacg tggtcgtgtt tgctttttcc cttgcgatgc
    12241 tgtggttctg ctggcgctgg ttccttccgc tggacatcgc cagcagcgga tttgacgtgg
    12301 cggcgtttca aggtcagaca ttcaatttca tctacgccga gccaacgctg accctgggcc
    12361 tgccaaagta tctgttctgg ttggtgatgt ggcttttcgc actgggcgcg acgctgcatt
    12421 ccaccatgca tctgctgagc gccccggaca aaggggcaca gccatgagcc ccatcgtctt
    12481 tctggccact ctacttctgt ccgtgcccgt ggcgatcgtt ctggcgatca cggccatctg
    12541 gtacatctgg gaaagcggca acacggttct ttacgacagc ttcgcgcaga aaatgttcgg
    12601 cggtcttgag aattacggcc tgctggcaat tcctctgttc atgttgaccg gagaattgat
    12661 gaacgaaggc ggcatgaccc ggcgcctggt cgcgctggcc cgggtgtttg tcggcgggtt
    12721 tcgcggcggg ctggcctata tcaacttgct ggcaaacatg ttcatggcgg ccatcatcgg
    12781 gtctgcgacg gcgcagatcg cggtgatgtc gcgcgccatg gtccccgcga tggaagaaga
    12841 aggctatgac aaggggttcg ccgctgccac gacggccgcg ggcgggctgc tggctccggt
    12901 catcccgccg tcgatgatgt ttgtcatctt cggtgttctg gctcagatcc cgattggtga
    12961 catgttcatt gcaggaatcc ttcccggttt gatccttgcc ggggcgtttg catcggtcat
    13021 caccttgatc gggtggtggc agagctttcc gaaagggcat tggatgacgc gtgccgaagc
    13081 cgtccaggcc ttgatcagcg cggcccctgc cctgctgatc ccgatgtcga tcataggcgg
    13141 cattctgttc gggatcgcta caccgaccga atccgccgca atcgcgtccc tgatcgcgtt
    13201 tctggtgggc tggttggtct acggggacct gaagccgagc aacctggcac agatgttcaa
    13261 acgcacggcg gccaacgcgt cgatgatcct gttcatgatc gcggccgcca gtgtgttcgg
    13321 ctgggtcatc atctatgagg aaatacctca gcaactggct gggttgatca cctcggtcac
    13381 ctcggacccg ttcgtgttcc tgctgatcgt gaatctggcg cttttgctgg ttggaatggt
    13441 gatcgatggc atcgccgcga tcatcctgat cactccgatc ctgctgccga ttgcaaccgg
    13501 ttcatacgat atcagcccct atcagttcgg cattgttgcc tgcctgaacc ttgtgcttgg
    13561 gctgctgacg cccccggtcg ggatcggatt gtacatcgcc tcatccatga gcggcacatc
    13621 gcccggttcg atcctgaaat cgctttggcc tttcctgatc gcggtaactt tggtgttgct
    13681 tctgctcagc tattacccaa gcctgtcaac gctgctgatc tgaaccagat gcgtttgcag
    13741 gcgtattccg tcgcagacat ggcgccggaa atctcgctct acttaacggc gcccgtcagc
    13801 taagctggtc tgaacatgcc aattggtcac aaataggaca atcatgctgc tcgacactcc
    13861 gatctgcgat ttcggttgga acgccccgga cttcacgctc aaagacccga acggtcgggc
    13921 cttcaagatg tccgatcacc tgcaaaacgg gttgctgatc gccttcatct gcaatcattg
    13981 cccctatgtc aaaacgatca cggaccggct tgcccaggac acggacctgc tgatgtccaa
    14041 gggtatcggc gtgttagcgg tcatgtcgaa cgactatcgc gattacgccg aagattcgcc
    14101 gctgaacatg ttggaattcg cacggcagaa cggcttcaac tttccatatc tcgtggacga
    14161 agatcaatcc gtaggaaagg cttatggtgc tgtctgcact ccggatttct tcggattgaa
    14221 tgcggacgga aagttgcagt accggggccg tctggacaat ctgggtcgcg gccagacagg
    14281 caagcgcgaa ccagaattgg tcaatgcgat gctgcaaatt gccgagaccg ggcaaggccc
    14341 ccaagatcag acaccatcaa tgggatgttc gatcaaatgg acccgaggct aggccatggg
    14401 gatcacgtca ctggatcatg tcaacctgcg caccacgcgt ttggacgaga tgatcgaatg
    14461 gtactgcaac gtgctgggga tgcggatcgg gccacgcccg cccttccctt ttcccggagc
    14521 ctggctttat gtcgaagaaa acgcctttgt gcatctggtc ggtgtcgagg ccgaggccac
    14581 gggttcggac gcagacctga agcttgagca tttcgctttt tcggcgacag ggttggatcg
    14641 gttcgaagcg catctcaaaa caaatggcgt ctcctatcgc cgtgtggaac tgacagcgat
    14701 cgacaccgtt cagttgaacg tctgggatcc ggacggcaat cacatacaca tcgattttcg
    14761 gaccgacgaa tagagatggc aggctccgat accgtttcgc gcaatgaaat ttcctcaccc
    14821 ttaaattgaa cacttgaccg gaattcgcgg gtcgtccttg atagagtaat gttttcccgg
    14881 actgcgcccg gggctggtcc tttcaaccag agggaaatgg ggaatgcttg gatcggcctg
    14941 gtcgcggcca tgcatggtgg tcaaatggct gacatagatg aatggctgat ccgaaacggc
    15001 ttgtccaaat atgtcgacgc cttctcccgg cacgaggtcg aactgggtga tctgccggaa
    15061 ctgagcgacg atgaccttgt cacgatcggc ctgccccttg gacccagacg ccgctttctg
    15121 aaagcaatac gggatgaaac cgggcagcct gcgggatcac atcgcgcgca tcaggaaccc
    15181 aacatcattg cagagcgcag acagctgacg gtcatgttca tcgatcttgt tggatcgacg
    15241 gcgatatcgc aaaagctgga tcctgaagat ctggccgagg ttctgaggct gttcaaagag
    15301 acctgcgccg ctgcggtcgc cgcttttgac gggcatatcg ccagttacta tggcgacggc
    15361 atcatggtgt tttttggctt tccgcatgcg catgaagacg acccggaacg cgccattcat
    15421 gcaggtctta ggatcgttcg cgaaattccg gaaatccgca cgcatgcaca tcttgaagtc
    15481 cgcataggga tcgcgaccgg cctggttgtc gtcggtgacc tgcggggaga gaagatgttc
    15541 gaggatggaa ccgccatggg cgagaccccg aaccttgccg cacggcttca atcgatggct
    15601 gatccgggga caatgatcgt cgcgccgacg acacgggagt tggcgggtga tgcgttcgaa
    15661 tatgtgcgcc gtggtacgtt tcagttgaaa ggctttgcca aagaggtcga agcctggcag
    15721 gtcaccggca cgcgccagac tctcagccgt tttcttgcgg cagacgacgc ccggatgagt
    15781 tcattggtcg ggcgcgcgca ggagcatgaa acccttcaaa gcaagtggaa gctggcccgt
    15841 cagggtcaag gtcaggtggt gctggtctcg ggcgaggcgg gcataggaaa atccaggctg
    15901 atcgaagagc ttcgccgcac gatcccggac gcaaaacacc gacagcttcg atttcagtgt
    15961 tcgccctttc atgacgcaag cgcgttgtac ccgatcattc gccagcttga aaacgcggcc
    16021 gaactgcggg ccggtgacag tgcggacgaa aaattgaaca agatccacgg cgttctgggc
    16081 gatccttctg aagggtctct gaaactggct gcggcactgt tgtcggtccc gtttgaagac
    16141 aggcttggcc cgctggacct gacccctgag cagatcatga agcagacgct ggacatgctg
    16201 gtcaatcatg tgatcggcct ggcgcaggaa accccgatcc tgttgctgtt tgaagatgca
    16261 cattggatcg atccaacgac aaagactctg cttgatcagc ttgtaacccg gatagaggac
    16321 gcgcgcctgc tgatggtcat gagctatcgg acaggctttg atccggactg gccacaatcg
    16381 cacaacctga tgcacgtcgc gcttcaacaa ctggatttcg cgcaagtcaa agagatcgtg
    16441 aacgatgttg ccaagggcaa gaccgtcccg ggcgaagttc accgtctgat tgccgccaga
    16501 tccaacggtg tcccgctgtt cgtagaagag gtgacgaagg atctgctgga atccgatctt
    16561 ctgaccgaac gcgccgacgc ctatacgatc gaccggtcca cgccatcacc cactgtgccg
    16621 aaaacactgc atgacgcgtt gatggctcgt cttgatcgac tgagctcggc caaggaagtg
    16681 gcacagatcg gcgctgtcat tggcccgcaa ttctcttatc cgatgattgc aagcgtgtcc
    16741 cgttttgatg aacgggcgtt acgttccggt ctggatttgc tggtggatgc cgggatcgtg
    16801 attgtttcag actcagagcc cgaggaaacg ttcagttacc gtcacgctct cattcgcgac
    16861 accgcttaca acagcctgct gaaacgcgag aggcgaacgc tgcatgcgcg tgtggtccaa
    16921 gcactgaact ctgcctcgtt gcgcgaaaac tctgccggtc cggaaattct agctcatcac
    16981 tacacgatgg cagatatgcc ggacgaagcg atagaacact ggtatctggc cgggcaacgt
    17041 gccgttgaac gctcggccgg gattgaagca gccaagcagc tggggcgtgc gttggcgttg
    17101 cttgaacagc aggaagactc ggttgaccgc gaccgcatgg aaaccaatat ccagacattg
    17161 cgggccggcg ttctgcgctc gaccgctggc atcgcggccg atgaaacggg tgcggtgtat
    17221 gcccggatcc gcgacctgtg caatcggctg ggcgaaaccg aacaattgtt ccctgtgctc
    17281 aatggtctct atgcgtatca tctggtccgc ggcgaatacg accttgccaa ggacgtcgcg
    17341 gcgcagttgc tggacctgtc caagctgacc gacgaaacgc atcacataat gattgcccat
    17401 cgggccatgg gtgccgtctt gttgcatatc gggcagcagg acgccgccta tgcacatctg
    17461 cgacaagcgt tgcgcttgta tgatcctcag cagcacagcc gtcttgccta tgtctacggc
    17521 acggatcatg ccgccattac atcctgcttc ctgagcatga cggtctggtt gcgcggagaa
    17581 cccgaccgcg cgctcgagat tcagcatcag gcgatctcgg cggcgcagaa actcaatcac
    17641 gctcatagcc tggcacagac gctgacatat ctgtgtatgc tgcacctgtt gcggcgtgag
    17701 cctgaacagg tttacgacgt tgccgcacgc ctcgaggaac tggcgaccaa acacaccttc
    17761 cccttcatga cactgacggc gaatgtttgg cggtgttggg cggacgcgca gatcaagcca
    17821 ggcccggaaa cgatccgagc aatgcgcgag gcgtccgaag cctggtgggc cagcggggcc
    17881 ggaaactaca agccggtgtt cctgacggcc cttgccgaag cgtcattgaa ggcgaacgac
    17941 ccgaaggcgg ctcagcgcct gctggatgaa gcccgtgaac agcaggttct gaccaatgaa
    18001 gcctgggctc agcccgagac ggatcggata caggcgttgg tgcggtccat ggacactgcc
    18061 gcagatgatc tgttcacgga ggctctggaa accgcacgca aacagcaggc aataatgttc
    18121 gaactgcgca cagcggtgga ttacgtgcaa acttgcgacc gctttggctg ctcaccggcc
    18181 tcgccgcccg atcttggaaa gattctggct atgattgttg gcggcgcgca gacccgcgat
    18241 gtcgcgcggg ccatgtcttt gctcaatcaa tcgaaagtgt cgtagggtac ttacccggcc
    18301 agttcggcgg gcagcaccct tccatccatc ctgtcgcccc gcaggaccac aggcgcaaag
    18361 cttcgctgcg tcaacttggt tgcaactcgt cctgatatcc gaacaacgca ggttgaccgc
    18421 ccgtgtgcag cagaacaact ttctggcctt tttcgatggc accttgttca agcagcccaa
    18481 gaagccctgc aaaggttttg gcggaataaa cagggtcaag aaagatgccc tcggagcgcg
    18541 ccatcagggt caacgcctcg cgggttgcgc gaccgatccg cccatatccg ggcgccaagg
    18601 cgccgtccca ggtatagatg tcttccatga ccaaagcagg gtcgaaaccc atcatggtcg
    18661 ccaatcgccc taggacgttt tgcagtcgcg cgtgctgctg gttttgatcg cgacgcacgc
    18721 atatgccgta gacaggcgca gtctgtccga ccaaacgcaa tccggccagg aacccgccat
    18781 gggttgcccc gcttcccgac ggcaccactg cggcgtcgaa ttcgctgatc tgagtatgca
    18841 actcggccgc acccgccaca tagcccaatg cccccagcgg agggtgatct atgcccagat
    18901 ggatcacgta tggcttccga cccatggcaa ccagttcctc ggcgcgttcg tgaagagcgc
    18961 cgtccgcgcc cgcctcgtcc tcacccttgg gatagccaat atgttccgcc cccagaagct
    19021 gtgccagaag aacattcccg gatcgatggt agtactctcc catattcgtc acgcggtctt
    19081 ccaattgaag aacggatgac attcccagct ttgccgccgc agctgccgcg gtgcgcacga
    19141 aattggattg cacggcacct gtgatcagga tggtgtccgc ccgctgcctc agcgcctcgc
    19201 ccatataaaa ttccagctgg cgggtcttgt ttccgccgaa gctgagcccg gttaggtcgt
    19261 cgcgcttgat ccacaggtcc agccccagtt ggtcagaaag acgctcaagc cgttcgaccg
    19321 gtgtgaccga tgtcatcaac cttgcgcggg gatagtttga aagcgctgcg tctatcatgg
    19381 accaggtgcc ccttcatttt catgcaaaag actcgtgccg atggatggca ctgctgatca
    19441 ggatagtgag gtttaggaaa gcgtggaaga cagccggtca cgcgcaaaag cgcccgactg
    19501 aagcccccat tggagctgcc agtttcggat cacgggtttt ccgtgaaatt gcagcgccga
    19561 agggtccggc cgccggtgat caatcacctc tcgctggtgt cgctttcggc gtagttgcgc
    19621 aaatcgtcca tgtcagcgat atccgcgtgg ttcctgttga tcttgacgcc aacgggtttc
    19681 aaccgcgaaa acgcgcggct caggctttcg ggcttcatcc caagacgtcc ggcgatcagc
    19741 atcttgtcgt aaggcagttc cacctcgcag cgaccggaat cgcgatcgca caggttcaac
    19801 agaaactctg caacgcgttg cgccccggtt tgcgccttca gttgctccag ctgcgccacc
    19861 agagcatgca gatgcgtgaa cgtcgcagcc agaattgaaa cgccgatttc cgggtcttcc
    19921 ttcatcaggg acagcagcac cggactggga atgtgcatca cttcacaggc tgagacggct
    19981 tcggcggaca cgggatacgg cacgttgcgc agcgcaacgg cctcaccaaa gctttctccg
    20041 cgggtgaaaa cgctcaccac cgcttccgcc ccggtcggag agatacggaa cagcttgacc
    20101 caacccgcca gcacgacgtg cacggccttg gcttcttcct cttgcagaaa aatcgtctcg
    20161 ccacggtcat attgccgcca aatcgcttgc cgcagcaaag tatccacatg ctgatccggc
    20221 aggctgcgca gaagcagaga ctgccgcgca atcgcctttt gtgcctcgtg tgacatgaag
    20281 gcactccctt cttcatccag tccgggcgat ggcccgggat atcatcccca atgccctgct
    20341 atgccaaagc cggcgtggca gtgccagtct ttttcttgac gatcaacttg acaattgtca
    20401 tgtcacgggg cccgtcgctg ccctagggtc ggttcacagc cagttatccg gggagcatgt
    20461 cagatggatt tcgagcgatt tttcagccag agcctcgacg ctttgaaaga tgaagggaac
    20521 tatcgggttt tcatcgactt gcagcgacgt tgcggagcct tcccgaacgc acgtcagacc
    20581 gatggttcga tccggcggga tgtgcgtatc tggtgctcga atgactacct tggtatgggg
    20641 caacaccctg cggtcatcaa cgccatgcac gacgcgctgg agcgttgtgg cgccggtgcg
    20701 ggcggaacgc gcaacatttc gggcacgacg catgaccacg tgctgcttga ggcagagttg
    20761 gcagatctgc atggcaaaga ggccgctttg ctgttcacct cgggctatgt gtcaaactgg
    20821 gccgctctgg gaacgctggc tgcgaagatc cccggtctga tcgttttctc tgatgcgctg
    20881 aaccatgcct cgatgatcga aggcatccgc cactcacggg cgcagaaggt gatatggaaa
    20941 cataatgacc ttgcggatct ggaggccaaa ctggccgccg ccgaccctga cgcgcccaag
    21001 atgatcgcct ttgaatccgt ctattccatg gatggtgata tcgcgtcgat caaggaaatc
    21061 tgcgacctgg ccgatagata cggcgcgatg acctatctgg acgaagttca cgccgtcggc
    21121 ctctatggcc cgcgcggcgg tggcattgcc gagcgtgagg gcctgatgga tcgcctgacc
    21181 gtgatcgaag gcacgctggg caaggccttc ggcgtggtcg gcggctacat cgcagcctcg
    21241 gccgcgctgt gcgatttcgt tcgcagcttt gccagcggct tcatcttcac cacggccctg
    21301 ccgccttcga ccgcggccgg tgctgccgca tctatccggc atctgaagca gtcaagcgcc
    21361 gagcgtgatc tgcaaaaggc ccgtgtggat caggtgcgcg cccgtctgga tgcggaaggg
    21421 ataccgcatc tgccgaaccc cagccatatc atcccggtga tggtgggcga cccggtgaag
    21481 tgcaagttca tctcggatac gcttcttgaa gaattcggca tctacatcca gccgatcaac
    21541 tatcccactg tccccaaggg caccgaacgt ttgcggatca cgccgtcccc ggtccacaca
    21601 gatgaggata tcgatcatct ggtcggtgcc ttgtcggcgc tctggcagcg ttgtcagatc
    21661 gcgcggatcc cacaggccgc tcagtaatca aggccccctt tgattgatct atgccgcctc
    21721 tcggggcggc attttttgcc tcagaccaga tagagcgcaa aaatcacaac ggaaaatccc
    21781 gtcaacacca tggtgaaccc acgcagccag ctttggctgc tctccaaatc gaggtagtgt
    21841 ttcaggatca cgcgggcctt gatcagcgcc aacaacagga taccgccagc aatgatcgcg
    21901 gttggtgccc caatcaaggt cagcagcgcg gatcccacgc tgagggccaa gagcgcaagc
    21961 caagcctggg tcagagggtt cggcggccct tggcgaggtt cttctttggt caaagatgaa
    22021 ggttgggcca tctgactatc ccaacagata gatcactgga aacagcatga tccagaccag
    22081 gtccaccatg tgccaaaact gtgcgcccgc ttcgacgcta gtggggtcgt cgcgccaggc
    22141 caccagcaac agaattccaa ccccggcgag gacatgcgcg gcatgaaagc cggtcaacat
    22201 atagtagaac agaaagaatg gatgcgtttc gtatcctatc ccctgagacg ccttgtcggc
    22261 atattccgca cccttgatga tcaggaacac gacacccaga agcgccgcaa ggatcaacgc
    22321 caatcgggcc cgcaaacgtt gcatgttccg ccgccaatgc agcgcctgtg cggccagata
    22381 gccggatgtc accaataccg cggtgttcaa ggccgcaccc gtgcgatgca gatgcgactg
    22441 cgcctcggca aagcccgccg gatcggtcag acgtaccccc atgaaggcga tcatccccgc
    22501 gccaaaaacc agcagttccg aaatgatcag aacccacatc aggaactcgc ccggcaattc
    22561 gtcgatcaga gaggcatcac tcatgcgccg accaactggc gatagatctg cggcagggcc
    22621 atggtcaggc gatgcggatc tgggatgacg gcgaaaccgc cctgcccgaa catgcgcgga
    22681 aaccagcttt tgccggtttt atcgatggta acgccgaaca ctgactgtcc ggcccggcgc
    22741 gcctcgcgta tggccatgca ggtatcttcg atgccgtggc gcccctcgta atggtccagg
    22801 tcgtttggct tgccgtcggt gataaccagc agcaatcggc gcttgcggga ctggctggcc
    22861 agatctgagg aacagtgccg gattgccgcg cccaaccttg tataatgtcc ggggcgcagc
    22921 gacgcgatgc gctgttcaac tttggttccc atcggttcgt caaaccgttt gcaacgctgc
    22981 acatagacgc gctgacgctt gagggagctg aacgcatgaa tggcgaaatc gtcaccgcaa
    23041 gcgttgaggc cccacgccaa ggccgccagc gcctcgcgtt cgatatcgat cacggcacgc
    23101 cccgtgaccg cgctttcggt ggatcggctt acatccagca ggatcgacac cgccagatcg
    23161 cgggcctcgg ggcgggattg catccagacg cgttccgtcc cttcaccatt tgcgcagcgg
    23221 tcaacctgcg cccgaacggc ggcttccata tccagctggt caccgtccag atggccccgg
    23281 gtcatcacgc gccccgggcg cagcgcctcg aattggcgct tgacggcgcg aatgcggcgc
    23341 gcagtggccg gatccttgcc gaactcggcg gcatcgtcgc ggatatcggc ttccgaaagc
    23401 agaacgttca catgatccgg caggtattga cccgtccgca cgtcccattc gggatataga
    23461 atacggcctg acaggcgttc gcggttgacg tcttcgggcg ccagatcaag gtgaagcttc
    23521 aacttggtag gcggcgcctt ggaaatctgg ccaagaccga tctcttcctg atcgtcagcc
    23581 gccttcttgg cgttgtcggg atcgtcgtca tcgatgcgac ggttgatatt cagaaactcg
    23641 gcccaactga ggatggcttc gaacttgtgc agaatgaaac tgtcgctgcg ctcggcctga
    23701 tccgatttgc ggcgccgggc acggtgtgtc ttttcgccgg attcctctgg cgggccttcg
    23761 gtatcggggt tttcaacctc gttgtgttcc gagaacccaa ctgcccgcaa ctccggccac
    23821 aggggaaccg gacgcatcgg ctgatagccg cgcggtgcga tcgggtcgtc gtcaagtgcc
    23881 agaaggtgct cggcctgatc cgacaggggc ttgggatcgc ccagcatatg acggatcagt
    23941 tcttcaaccg cggcctcggc aggcggcagg ctggggatgt cgcgctgaaa cagcacgccc
    24001 ttgcacagct cggtatacag cggacgcaag ccaggcgcat cgtccagagt cgcctcgacc
    24061 atatgccggg cggcgatcaa ggcacgcagg tcggcacgca gtggatcatc ttcgtcaatt
    24121 cgggttccgg catgggcggc ggcggcggcc aaccagacat agagcgcgcc gtttgcctcg
    24181 cgtgcgggga atacggccag acggtcgggc agacgcaaaa cctctccgtc gaacgaggcg
    24241 cgcggcatca attccgcttc ggttgcaagt ttgcggcgcc aactcaggcg gtggcgcgaa
    24301 acctcgggtg agaccgggcg caattcaacg cccggactac ccccaagccc tcgaaagagg
    24361 actgccagcc gccccgcgac ctcggaaagg tcgaccgcgg ctccaacatg cacctggggt
    24421 gcatcgaggc ggctggcaag ggtgtgccac agtttcccga tcgtttcttc gggttcccat
    24481 ggctcaaagt cgatcctgac catcgccggc ctcacccaaa gacggcggtg acaagatcga
    24541 ggagcccgcg tttgatatcc tcgtcatcgg tcagaggttc gatcatggcg gcaaggatgg
    24601 cgcggtcggt ggacatgccc tgcgcgatca gcgtcgcggc atagacgacc agccgggtgg
    24661 acacgccttc ctcgaggtcc tgacccttga gcccgcgcag cttgcccgcc agccgcacca
    24721 gcggcttgca gcgttccagc ggcaggccgc tttcctgcgc gaccacctca gcctccatct
    24781 cgggcgaggg aaagtcgaac tccagcgaga tgaaccgctg ccgggtcgag ggtttgaggg
    24841 ttttcaggat attctgatag ccagggttgt acgaggccac cagcatgaag ccgggcgcgg
    24901 cctcaagctc ttcgccggtg cgatcgatcg gcaggatgcg ccggtcgtcg gtcagcgggt
    24961 gcaacaccac ggtcacgtcc ttgcgcgcct cgaccacctc gtcgagatag cagatcgcgc
    25021 cttcgcgcac cgcgcgggtc agggggccat cgacccagac ggtttcgccg cccttcagca
    25081 gatagcgtcc gatcaggtcg gcggcggcga gatcgtcgtg gcacgctacg gtatagagcg
    25141 ggcggccaag tttcgcggcc atgtgggcca caaaccgggt cttgccgcaa cccgtcggac
    25201 ctttcagcag aaccggcaga tcgttgttgt aagcggcggt gaagacatcg cattcatcgc
    25261 cctgggccag gtagaagggg gcgtttgccg ccccctcttt caggttcatg gagccatcca
    25321 tatccgtcac tccgctgggg tttcggctgc gccgggttca atgacctctt tgcgaggaac
    25381 ccagatcgag tagatgaaca gcagcgcccc aaggacaacg accagaccag agccaagacg
    25441 catccagtag aagatcgcga tctggtcctg cacgtccatg aagtagtctc cgacgacacg
    25501 ttgcatgtga gtctgcacgg ttcccccgaa ggtcagcacg aaggtcatga agaccatgcc
    25561 gctggtcatc agccagaacg aacccatatt cagaacctga ttatagggat cacggttctt
    25621 caggatcggc atagcgtagc tgaagatcgc aaggttgagg cagacatagg cgccgtagaa
    25681 ggccaggtgc ccgtgggctg cggtgatctg cgtgccgtgg gtgtaatagt tcaccccgtg
    25741 cagcgtgtgc aggaagcccc agacaccggc accgaagaaa gccagcgtag cacagcccag
    25801 cgaccacagc agcgcggcct tgttggggtg gtcacgacgg cccttccaga ccatgacgaa
    25861 ggcaaaggcc atcatcgcaa agaacgggat cacctcgagg ctcgagaaga tcgaaccgat
    25921 ccactgccag tatgcaggcg tgccgatcca gtaatagtgg tgacctgtgc caaggatgcc
    25981 cgagaacagt gcggcggcga cgatgacata gagccatttt tcgaccacct cacggtccac
    26041 accggtcagc ttgagcatca gataggccag gatcgaggcc atgatcagct cccacacacc
    26101 ttcgacccac aggtggacga cataccacca gtattgcttg tccagcgaca ggttgcccgg
    26161 gttgtaaaag gcgaacagga acagcagcgc cagaccccaa aggcccagaa gcaggatgtt
    26221 ggtaatggct gtcttcttgc ctttcagaac ggtcatcgac acgttgtaaa ggaagatcaa
    26281 tgcagccacg acgataccgg ccttgaccca tttgggctgt tccaggaact cacgcccctc
    26341 tttgcccagc agccagttgc cttcgaacag gttgaagaca taggtgacga ccacgcccaa
    26401 cgtaccgaca acaaggatga tcagttgcag ataggccagc ttgggggagt ggatctcgcg
    26461 ctcggcttct tccgggatca ggaagtaggc cgcaccaaag aaacccagga tcagccagac
    26521 gatcagagag ttggtgtgca gcatccgcac gatgttgaac ggcagaagct cactcaggaa
    26581 attggggaat acatagatga aaccggccag aaggccgccg atcacctgta tcgcgaacaa
    26641 cgccatggct accgcaaagt aggcataggc gattttttgg gattcgtatt tcattgtttc
    26701 gttccctttc tcagcctgcc tcgttgggcg gccagccctg cgcgtcgatg ttgtccgtcc
    26761 agatcaggaa gttggtcagg tcacggagtt cttcgtcgct gaggttgaaa ttgggcattt
    26821 gccgacgacc gggaatgccg gtcggttgtg cttccatcca gcccttgagg gattcaaagg
    26881 ctgattccgg gtcgtccaac acgccccagc gggtcatcac gttgccgact tccggagcaa
    26941 agtaggcccc ttcacccaga atcgaatgac agttcacaca ggcgtgtttt tcccagacat
    27001 gcttgccccg caccacactg tcatccagct ttgcggcatt ttcggaattg acgatatacc
    27061 agtgggaatg ggccgaaagg gccagaaaga tgagaatgaa gaacagtgac ccgccataaa
    27121 aaatattgcg ggccatgctc tttgtcatga cgtctcgcat tgcgctctcc tttgcgcaga
    27181 ttagctagtg tctgcaacat gactggcggg acgcgggagt gccttaacga aagtcaagac
    27241 ttctcaagta tgctcgggaa cgaggtcaga tgcctgacaa acagcaagaa ccacgaaaaa
    27301 gcctggggtt cgccttgata tctgaaccaa ttgtgaggaa tgtcgcgtcg acattttagt
    27361 atagcggagt tatccaagcg cttgagagaa caagtgtaaa tcccgtgtca aagagtgatg
    27421 ggttaaaatg gcaaactatt cctatatcgg ttatacgccc ggcgtaatca cggtgaatac
    27481 gattgggccg gatacggtta cattggatgt caattttgat cctgacacgg atcgtcgttt
    27541 gttcagcgtg acagacgcag ccggtggatt tattcaaaac ggcggcggac cacccattgt
    27601 cgatactggc gatgttttca acggtgaccg cttcgacaac gaagacggcg atgatctgac
    27661 gcagaccggc accatcacca cccttgatgg ctcgaccacc tttcttagtg gcccaattta
    27721 cctggaagaa tcctatattc tgtccaaacc aggcgggggt acgattacag tttatcgtgt
    27781 ggaagttgac ggaactttgg gtggttacat aacctctgaa ccccttgtgc ccggcacgac
    27841 atactcgatg aacatcgtga atgttacgcc gaccaatgct cctgacacaa ctgatccgac
    27901 cactatcatt gacgtgccgt gcttcgtagc cggaacgttg ataatgactc caaaaggtcc
    27961 gaggtccatc gaggatttga aggtgggtga cgcggtcgtc accgccgaca acggaccgca
    28021 acacatacgc tggatcggca cgcgacatct ggatcaggcg gcgcttcgcg cccgtcccag
    28081 gctgaagccc atccggatcg aggccggtac actgggcgat cacttgcccc agcgtgatct
    28141 tttcgtgtca ccgcaacacc gtatgctggt ccggtcgccg attgccgtca gaatgttcga
    28201 cgccgaagag gttcttgttc ctgctcacat tcttgtcggc gtgcccggca tttcaatcgc
    28261 tgatgacacc cgtgctgtga cctatgtcca tcttttgttc gaccgtcacg agatcatcta
    28321 tgcggaaggc gcaccttccg aaagcctgct caccggtgcg caggccttgt ccagtgttca
    28381 cccggacgca cgggcggaaa ttcttgaatt gttccctgaa ttggatcagc gcaattacgt
    28441 tccgctggcc gcacgacgga taccggaaaa agggaaacgc gctcgggctt tggtccatcg
    28501 tcatatcaag aacgcgcggc ctctggtcgc tgaacgatag gcgccgcttg aaccggcctc
    28561 aggtctgttg cacggcgcgg gggccggtca gggcaggcca catggcaaac agatacagcc
    28621 ccattgccgc gatccaaaat ccatccgctg tcagcatcgc cgtcatgtac cctcctgcca
    28681 tgtcggatcc cagccaacgc acaagcgctg caaccgccat caagccatag gcaatcgcca
    28741 tgggctttgg cgcgacaagg ggacgaccgc tgtggcccaa ggcggcgcgg ctcattacgg
    28801 caagggtcat gccaccaacg caaccaatgc ccagaacgtg gagcgcgccg atctcatttc
    28861 ccatcccgat ggccgccaac ccccagagaa tcagacccag cgccagcatc ccgagaccca
    28921 gatgcagcgc gacaaggatc ggttgacgca aggcccagcc tgttctccaa cgcgccatgc
    28981 gcatcagttg aacactgccc atcaccaaag caacggcccc cgctacaggc ccgacatcaa
    29041 gtgcaagcac aagcaggggc agcaacagcg ccagaatcat cgtcgccctg tccagcctgg
    29101 ccacggatac cggccacgat gcttcgggtt gacccgctct tttcatggca ttgcgtgtaa
    29161 aagccggcgt aatccggcca cccaggatcg cgatcatcga acacaaggtc aaaagcccgg
    29221 cccgaatgcc ggtattcagc gtatccaccg tgacccccat ccattccaaa tgaaccataa
    29281 cgttcgaggc caacatcaga accagaagat acagaaacac catattctgg ggcttgggcc
    29341 gacgaaccag ttgactggca atcttcagcg ccagaatggg aacaaagctc aggtccacga
    29401 ctgcgacgaa caagggtggc aacactccgg aaaaccagac cgccagacgc ccggccatcc
    29461 agatcaatgc gacaagcgtg ataaagcggg cccgcgcctc gggcgcaccg gtccagttcg
    29521 gcacggcggt cagaaaaaac ccccccaagg cggccgttgc atacccaaaa atcatctcat
    29581 gcgcgtgcca catcaccggg ggcatcgcgt aactctgttc catgtagggc atcagtccgt
    29641 cgagcgacgc caaccatacg ccccacgcga ctcctgcaaa cataccgtaa agacccgccg
    29701 aaagaaaaaa gacccggaac ccttcactga aaacacgcgc gattacagct gtcatgcctg
    29761 ctctccatag cttttcccgc cgttgaacaa tgtgtagtgc ccgcatgacc cggcgccctt
    29821 aaccaaaatc aagactgggc ttaaacatgt gtgagaaaca caagatttat tgggggtttt
    29881 gatctgtgtt ttctttccaa agtgctttgt ctgcaccctt gccgttgact ttggtcaagg
    29941 atgacatcca cgtgatgttt cactctcgac accgcctcac cacgcatatg gagagtgatc
    30001 atgtcacttg gaatcagcta caacaaaccc ggccgcgcct tcggggtcgg attggcaatg
    30061 ttgttgggca gcgtcgctgc tccgaccttc gccgaagagc caactttgag cgaagaagcc
    30121 tttgaatcgt ctaaacagct ctatttcgaa caatgcgcag gctgccacgg cgtattgcgc
    30181 aaaggtgcca cgggtaaaaa cctggaaccg cattggaaga agaccgcagc cgacggcact
    30241 gtaaccgaag gcggcacctt gcaactgggg caggaacgcc ttgaaaagat tatcgcctgg
    30301 ggtaccgaag gcggcatgaa caacttctcg gacatcatga ccgagcagga aatcaaggat
    30361 atggcgacct acatcatgat ggagccgcca aaaccacctg aaatgtcgct ggaacagatg
    30421 atggcgacgc gtaaggtcta tgtcgaagaa gaggactatc cgaccgagcc gctgcacggc
    30481 cgcaactggg aaaacttctt tgtcgtcatc gaacgtgacg taggcaaggt ggccgtgatc
    30541 gacggcgaca ccaaagaggt gctgacccac atccccactg gctacgcagt gcacgttctg
    30601 aaagcgtccg aacaccacag cctgaccgag ccggaacacc ccggccgctt ctggtacaca
    30661 atgggtcgcg acggcaagat gaccaagatc gacctttggc agacgccgga caaaatgttg
    30721 gtatccgaag tcaagattgc atatgacgcc cgtgacgtcg ccgtttccgg cgatggtaaa
    30781 tacgtcatcg gtggtggcta ctggccgccg cactttgcta tcgttgacgc gaagaccatg
    30841 gaaccggtta aggtcgtatc gacccgcggc gtgaacgtcg acggtgagta tgtggaagaa
    30901 gcccgtgtgg cagccatcta caccactccg aatgaaccca cctggatcgt tgccgtgaaa
    30961 gagctgggac agttgtggca agtcgattac accgatctgg acaaccttcg gatcgacaag
    31021 atcgacagcg ccaagttcct gcatgacggg ttcttcgatc cgacaggccg gtatttccag
    31081 atcgccgcaa acgcgtcgaa caagatggtg gttgtcgata ccgaaaccca caagcttgag
    31141 gcgatgatcg acacagccgc gctgccgcac cctggtccgg gcgccaactg ggtcgacccg
    31201 aactgtggac ctgtggcggg cacaacccac cttggtgtcg gcaccgtgac cgtttggggc
    31261 aacgatcctg aaaaccgtcc agatgacgcc tggaaagtct gctacgaagt ggaaaccgac
    31321 ggccccggcc tgttcgtccg cacccacccg aactcggatt acatctgggc tgaccagacc
    31381 aagcatccgg aaccggaagt gcagcaatcc gtgcaggtca tttcgaaaga aaccggcgaa
    31441 atcgtgaaga cgatccagat cactgaagac gaaggcagcg ccgctgttca cttcgaattc
    31501 aacgctgacg gtaccgaggt ctgggtttcc aagtggaacc tgtcggactc gaaagaaccc
    31561 aatggtcaga tcgtgatctt cgacgccaag acgctggaag aaatcggccg catcgacggg
    31621 ctttatgccc cgaccggcaa gttcaacgtc tacaaccggt cgaaccacgt cacctgacga
    31681 ggtcaggacg accacaggaa agggcgggcc cctcgcccgc cctttccctg tttgagtcat
    31741 cagccaaact caccggcctg ccaccaaggg ccagacaata cagccaaaac ggagcccgga
    31801 tatgacctcc gaaccggaaa agaaaaaacc gatctggcgc cggtatttcc tatggggaat
    31861 gcctgtggcc ggtatcgccg gggcctttgc cgccggcatc atcttctggg gcgggttcaa
    31921 caccgcaatg gaagccacaa acaccaagga attctgcatc tcatgtcacg agatgcgaga
    31981 ttttgtctac gaagaatata ccggcacgat ccatgacgtg aaccgttcgg gtgtgggggc
    32041 tgtctgttcc gactgccacg ttcccaaaga ctggacacat aagatgatcc gtaagatcaa
    32101 ggcgtccaaa gagctgtatg gcaagatggt cggtaccatc aacacccgtg aaaagttcga
    32161 ggccaaacgt gtacatctgg ccatgaacga atgggagcgg atgaaggcca cagactcgcg
    32221 cgaatgccgc aactgtcacg atttcgaatc gatgatgccc gaattccaga aaccacgcgc
    32281 ccgtcagcag cacctcaatg cgatgactgt cggacagacc tgtatcgact gccacaaggg
    32341 gattgcacac tcggatgcac gcgaccgggc ggacgaggag tatctggaaa agcttgaagc
    32401 accgaacccg gacttcatcc ggcccatccc tccggaatat ctggccagtc tcgaaaagat
    32461 cgaagccaaa gaggccgctg aagcagaagc agaaaaagcc gccaagaagg ctcagcaaga
    32521 ggctgttcag gcccagatcg ctgcggccgt tgacgctgct ttggatgaag aacgcgcaaa
    32581 aacctccggt gaagacgccg cggcgccctc tggcggagca agcgacgttg ggtccaacat
    32641 cgaatggaac gcagtggccg cggcggatct gaaactgttc taccctggtc aggcctcgtt
    32701 tgaatgggtc cagaacggca agttccatgg tggcgcgcgc cccctgacca aaggcgggga
    32761 tcagtgcacc acctgtcacg ccaaggagct ggacaccata ggcaacaaga tcgttgcggg
    32821 tggagatctg gaaccgactc cgatcccggg aaaacgcggt gtcatcgacg caaccgttca
    32881 ggcggcgcat gacgacgaaa acctgtacat tcgcctgcaa tggccggacg cgggtcacaa
    32941 ccctgccccg ttcgtcgatg gcggcaagat ggacccggac aaccagatca aggttgccat
    33001 gatgattacc ggcactggta tcgagctggg cgatcaggtg ggatgctggg cttcgtgcca
    33061 cgccgacaac acctatatgc cctttgcgcc cgaagcggat gcgatcgccg ccaatgcgga
    33121 tgttgccggt cgcctcaatg ccacggaaac cgttacgaaa tacatcagcg aaagccgcac
    33181 ggatgttgag gttaaaggtc gccgcggcaa ggccctgggg ggctgggaca agctgaaggc
    33241 cgaggaacag atcgagcagt atctggccga cggcacctat cttgacctga tgcgtgtcta
    33301 cgccgacgga agcgccacca atggctatct gttggagcag cgcgtggtca atgatggtga
    33361 aatcgccgca tcggccgaac tgtccggtgg catgtggacc gtggtgtttt cgcgcccctt
    33421 gaattcgggc gcgcccggtg atgtgccatt ggaggcaggc aagacctata ccgttggctt
    33481 tgccatccac gacgatttta ccgccgcaag gttccaccac gtgacgctga ataccagcct
    33541 ggcgctggat gatgacagcg cgttcatcaa cgtggtcaaa caatgacgga tcggggccgg
    33601 gtcaaccggc cccggccact cttggaaagg agtcatggac catgaaaccc caacgccttc
    33661 ttcccgcgct gctgcttctg gccgcgcccg cctgggcgga cgaaaccgcc gaaatctgcg
    33721 ccgaggccga agagcgctat gtcgagttgt tcggtcagcc ttcgtcggcc gtcgaagacg
    33781 ccgaagtggt gctgatgtac aaatacaatt tttgcccatc cgaattgacc gtgaaggcag
    33841 gcacaactgt ccgatgggtg aatgtcgaca aacgcaccag ccattccgtt ctgttgaagg
    33901 atggcagcca acctgaaagt gatcgcctgt tccccgagga atctgttgaa ctgaccttac
    33961 tcacgcccgg cccacaggac tatctgtgcg gcccgcattg ggagacacag aacatgatcg
    34021 gaatgatcac cgtcgaaccc tgaaacaagg cacaatacag gcaagatgaa ggagcgcggg
    34081 cgcaaatccc gcgctcctta acttatgtca aggaggttgg ttttcaattg ggccaatctt
    34141 cccccatgac acgcccggct cacccagcaa cgtcttgcaa acgcagcgga tctgcgtgga
    34201 ataccgggtc tcgaagactt tcagaccaag cgagtttgca catgagcggt aaggtttttc
    34261 tgattggcgc aggccccggc gaccccgagc tgatgaccct gcgcgcactg cggatgctgc
    34321 aagaagcgga tgtcgtggtt tatgaccggc tggtgtccgc cgacattctg aacttgcacg
    34381 cggaaggcgc caggctgatc cctgtcggca aggcccccaa atgccacacc gttccgcagg
    34441 accgcatcaa cgaaatactg cttgaggaag ccagcgcagg tcacacggtc gcccggctga
    34501 aaggcggcga ccccatgatc tttggtcgcg gctcggaaga ggccgcctat ctgatggccc
    34561 gcggtgtcgc tgtcgaatac gcaccgggca tcacggcggc ccagggggcg tcttgttcga
    34621 cgggtgtgcc gctgacccat cgcgggctgg cgacctcggt tcaatatgtc accggacatc
    34681 ggcaggccga caaagtgctg gatctggact ggaaacgtct tgccgatccg gactcgacac
    34741 tggtggtcta tatgggcgtc gccaatatcg gtcagatcgc catggggttg atgaccgaga
    34801 acctgccagg ctcgacacca gttctggcgg tgggcaaggc cacgacacct gatgagcgtc
    34861 gtcttgtgtc acgacttgac cagttggcca cggatgtgcg tgcagccgac ctgaaggcgc
    34921 cgacgctgtt tatcattggc aaggtggttt cgctttatgc cgaacggcct gtagccgagc
    34981 ttccggaaca ggcccatggc taagctggga agacgagatc aggggattgt cccaacatgc
    35041 accgacagat cgccgggtcg ctcggggtgg gcggcgcgaa cctgtctgac cattgcggtt
    35101 ctggccgcga cctctgcttt cgcggcggat gtcatcgatc ccgataccct gaaaagactt
    35161 gtgcatcagg attgcggttc ctgtcacggc ctgtccctga agggcggcct tggccccgat
    35221 ctgcgcagtg agacacttga acactacgac gcggatgttt tgaccagcgt catccttgac
    35281 ggcatccccg acaccgcgat gcccccgtgg cggcccctga tcagtgaaga agaggccgaa
    35341 tggatcgccc gttacctgct ggaacaggag gcacaatgaa acacttcatt cttggccttg
    35401 cagccacatt gatgatgacc acagcgcagg ctgaaccgac cgcgacaggc gaccttggtc
    35461 tggtcatcga acgcgccaag ggctcggttc tgctggtgga tcaatccgac cgtgcagctc
    35521 tggcccggat cgagggattg ggtgatctgt cgcatgcgtc tttggtctat tcgcctgatg
    35581 aacggtatgc ctatgtgttt ggccgcgacg gcgggctgac caagatcgac atcgtgaccc
    35641 gccagatcgt gaaccgcgtc gtgcaggccg gcaacgccat cggcggggcg atttcggacg
    35701 acggcaagct tgtggcggtg tcgaattacg aacccggtgg cgtgcgcgta ttcgatgcgg
    35761 acacgcttga gatgatcgcg gacatcccga ccgacagcaa aaccatcggc ctggtcgatg
    35821 cgcccggtcg gcggttcgtt ttcacgatgt gggacactgg ggaaacctgg attgccgatt
    35881 tcgcaaaagg cgcaccagag atcaccaaga tcccggacat gggcaagaac ccctatgacg
    35941 cgctgatcac tgccaatggc cgcacctata tcaccggtct gtttggcgag gacggcctga
    36001 ccgcgctgga tctgtgggcc gaaacccccg aaccgatccg ggttctaccc gattacgggc
    36061 gtggtcagga agaaatgccg gtctacaaga tgcctcatct ggaaggctgg gcgctgacgg
    36121 gccgcgagtt cgttttgccc gctgtcggcc atcacgaggt tctgtggatc gacgccgaca
    36181 ctctgaccga aacgggacag accaaaaccc acgggcaacc ggtctttgcc atggcccgtc
    36241 ccgatgggcg gcaggtctgg gtgaatttcg cccacccgct gaatgacacc attcaggtga
    36301 tcgacagtgt cagcaaacag atcatccacg aattcaagcc cggccccgca gtcttgcaca
    36361 tggagttcac gccacgcggg catgaagtct ggatcagcgt gcgcgatgcc aacaaggtca
    36421 tggtctacga cacgcacagt tttgaaaaac tgcgcgagat cgacgcggac agcccgtccg
    36481 gcatcttctt caccgcccgt gcgcacagaa cggggctgta accgatgcga catatcacgg
    36541 acccgatcga ccgccgcctg ctggacgaat ttcagcgcga cttcccgatc accgatagac
    36601 cgttccagat gctgggtaac gcactcgggc tggacgaagc cgaagtcatt catcgcttgt
    36661 cccggatgcg cgccacaggc cgcattacac gggttggcgc caccatcacg cccggcgcgg
    36721 tgacggccag caccctggct tccgtggcgg ctccggaaga tcggttggag gaggtcgccg
    36781 ccctgatcga tgccgaaccc ggcgtgaatc acaattatca acgcgaagac gcgtggaacc
    36841 tgtggtttgt cgcgaccggg ccggaccgcg cgcatgtcaa cgataccctt gcgcggatca
    36901 gtcgatccac cggattgcag gtgctggacc tgcggctggt gcgccctttc aacgtggatc
    36961 ttggttttcg catgactggc ggagccaaaa acgtgccctc ggcacgaaag gtcgatgcat
    37021 ccgtcatgcg cgagggcgat cgttgcctgc tacagtctct gagttccggg ctgtctttgg
    37081 tgtcagaacc ctatgccgct ctggctcgtt cgctgaaacg ggatgtcacc gacgtgatgg
    37141 agcggatcga agccctgcat gccgccggaa taatctcgcg gctcggcgtc attgtgcgtc
    37201 accgggcgct tggctggtcg gccaatgcga tggtggtctg ggacctgccg gcagaacaga
    37261 ttgaaaccgc tgggccagcc ttggcagcct tcccgggagt gaccctgtgc tatgagcgga
    37321 atccggttcc cgatgtctgg ccatatcgcc tgtattccat gatccacgcc cgcacacgca
    37381 aagaagcttt ggatgttctg gccggtgcga ttgcattgcc cgaattggcc ggagcacgga
    37441 acaaggtcct gttctcaacc cgctgtttca aacagaccgg cgcgctgatt caagcaaagg
    37501 aggtcgccgc atgacgctgg accaaacgga tcgcgcgatc ctgaatcgta tgcaagagga
    37561 tctgccgctt acttcgcacc cttacgcaac cgtcgccgca gagcttggcc tgtccgaggc
    37621 ggaattgctg tcgcgtctga gacgtatgaa agatgaccgc gtcatcacgc gcttcggtcc
    37681 gtttttcgac gctgcggcca tgggtggggc tttctgcctt tgcgcaatgg ccgttccaga
    37741 cgaagaattc gaaaccgtcc tgaccaaagt caatgcacat cccgaggtgg cacataacta
    37801 tgaacgcacg caccggctga acatgtggtt cgtgctggcc accgaaacac ccgaggggat
    37861 cgaggccacc gccgatgcca tcgaacggga aacggggatc agtgttctcc gtttccccaa
    37921 acttcaggaa tttttcatcg gcttccgggt ggcggcatga tcgacgcaac agacagacaa
    37981 atcatcgagt cgcttcaggg gggactgccc ttggtggccg cgccctatgc gcgggtcgct
    38041 gccgatctgg gcctgaccga ggccaccctg ctggaccggc tggccgcgct gaaggcgcgc
    38101 ggggtgatcc gacggatcgc cgcagccccc aatcattaca agctgggcat gacgtcgaac
    38161 ggcatgaccg tctggaacgt gcaggatgac ctgatcaccg aactgggcgc tcatatcggg
    38221 gcactgccct tcgtcaccca ttgttatgaa cggccccgtg ccctgcccga ctggccctac
    38281 aacctgttcg ccatggttca tggcagcacg cccgacgagg tcgaagacaa acgcggccag
    38341 atcgccgcga ttctgggatc ggcctgccgc ggcagcgaca tcctttattc cacgcgcatc
    38401 ctgaaaaaga ccggactgcg cctgaaacag aaaggctgaa acatgttccg cctgaccgaa
    38461 tacatgcatc agctggtcaa gccgactccg gtgcgcaaac ggcgccccgg cccggtaaag
    38521 ccggttgtga tctggaatct gacgcggcgc tgcaacctga agtgccgcca ttgctacacc
    38581 gtctcggcgg atgtcgcgtt cccgggtgag ctcagccatg agcaagccat ggtaaccctt
    38641 gaggatctgg gccagtttcg cgtcccggcc ctgatcctct cgggtgggga accgttggat
    38701 cggttcgatt tcttcgacat tgcaaaacgc gcccgtgatc tggtgccaat gctggccttg
    38761 tcgaccaacg ggacccggat ccatgacgaa accgccgata tgatagcgga tgtgggcttc
    38821 aactatgtcg gcatctcgct ggacgggatc ggagcgacga atgactggtt tcgtggcgtc
    38881 gagggcgctt ttgcggacgc cctgcgcggt gtgcgagagt gtaaaaagcg cggcatcaag
    38941 gttggtctgc ggttctgcct gaccgaaggc acgcaacatc acttgcctga cttgctgagc
    39001 ctttgtgatg atgaaggtgt cgacaagttc tacctgtcgc atcttgtcta tgcggggcgc
    39061 ggcgacaaga accggggcga agatgccgcg catcagcgca cgcgcaaagg cctggatctg
    39121 ttgctggaac gcgcctggga agccgcatcg ggcggtcgtc cgctggatat cgtgaccggg
    39181 aacaatgacg ctgatgccgg atatttcctg aactggattc gcacgcattt cgacgccgac
    39241 aaggctgcac atgtgcgtgc gcacctggcc gcgtggggtg gaaactcaag tggtttgggt
    39301 gttgccaata tcgacaatct cggccgggtc catccggaca cttactggtc tgactacacg
    39361 gtgggcaacg taaagaccaa atcgttttcc gaactctgga ccagcgatga tccgatgctt
    39421 gccatgctac gcacccgccc acgcccgctg aaggggcgtt gcggagcctg cgaactcaaa
    39481 gacgtgtgcg gcggcaatac ccgcatccgc gccctgcaat tgaccggtga tccctgggcc
    39541 gaggatccag cctgttacct gtccaaccag gaaatcggtg tggatgatgc aggggaacgc
    39601 cttcaggtca caccgtttcg ggggaaaagc catgatccgg cgcatcagtt cttttgacac
    39661 cgtaagtgcg aggttttcaa ccgctgcgcc tgtggcgcgt gcgggaacct ccggcgggag
    39721 tatttttgaa aagatgaaga ttggggcatt atgctcgatc ctgggtgcgg gtgtcgcctg
    39781 ggccgacgcg ccttcggact atgcggagca ttgcgcctca tgccatggcg agaaccgtct
    39841 gggcggtgtt ggccccgcgc tgatccctga aacgctcaaa cgcatgcggg gtccccgggt
    39901 tgccgcggta atcgcggaag ggcgcgcggc gacacagatg ccggccttct cgcacgagct
    39961 ggatgccctg caaatcgaag agctggccgg ttggttgaaa tcgccgttgg aatccgaccc
    40021 cgaatgggac gaggcccaga tactggccag ccggacgctg gacgaggact atgtaccggt
    40081 ggatgcgccc gtctgggaca gcgacccgat gaacatcacc ttggtggtgg aaaccggcga
    40141 tcaccatgtc agcgttctgg acggcgacac gttcgaggtt ctggaccggt tcgaaacccc
    40201 cttcgccgtg catggcggcc ccaagttcag cccggatggg cggtatgtct tcatcatgtc
    40261 gcgcgacggg tgggtccaga agtacgacat ctgggcgctg aaacaggtgg gccgtgtgcg
    40321 tgccgggctg aacagccgca atattgcaat gtcgggcgat ggcaaatggg tagccgtggc
    40381 gaattacctg cccaacagcc tgacggtatt gtccaccgaa gacctttccg tcgcaaaggt
    40441 catcgaggtc aaaagcaaga agggcctgcc gagccgcgtc tctgccgtct atcaggcccc
    40501 gccgcgcgag agctttgttc tggcgctgaa ggatgtgccc gagatttggg aagtgttcta
    40561 cggcgccaat cccccgcaat ccgggcttgg tcatgatttc cgtatcgaag gccagttcaa
    40621 gaaccctgat cctttccctg tgcgcaagat caccacagct gactatctgg acgatttctt
    40681 tttcgaccag agttatgaat atgtcatggg ggcgtcccgc gatggcaagg gcgggcaagt
    40741 gattgatctg gtgatcgggt acaaggtggc cgatctggat ttgcccggaa tgccgcatct
    40801 gggctcgggg atcacatgga aacacggcga tacgaccgtg atggccacgc cgcacctgac
    40861 agatggcgcc gtgtcggtga tcgacatgga aagctgggaa accgtcaaac ggatcaagac
    40921 cgaaggccct gggtttttca tgcgcagcca tgagaattcg ccttatgtct gggcagacgt
    40981 tttctttggc cccaacaagg acgcgatgca cgtcatcgac aagcaaagcc ttgaaatcgt
    41041 gaaaacactg cgccctgcgc cgggcaagac cgtggcccat gtcgagttca ccagagatgg
    41101 cagccacgca ctggtttcga tctgggaaga tgacggcgcg gtgatcgtct atgacgcgca
    41161 gacgctggaa gaaacccgcc gcctgccgat gcgcaaacct tcggggaaat acaatgtctg
    41221 gaacaagatt accttctcgg aaggaaccag ccactgaggg gaaatggcca gtttggaaac
    41281 tggccattct gctgtatccg gccacggcgt tgaccgtggc catcaacctg tttttgctcg
    41341 ggcttatcct gcacagcgtc gggttcggcg caattgaacc ggtgccggcg atcctctggt
    41401 cgattccgct gggcattcct gcggcatggc tggccggtcg gtggctgcgc ggattgatgg
    41461 acgaggccga cgggtaggtg caaattttca gacacctgac ctaagtcaag tcttcgcctg
    41521 gaagaatccc ctaagttttt gaaaagaacg ccgagctgga ttctcaatgc ctaccgtccg
    41581 ccccccgcat agcctgtttg atcgcgtgtc ccgcgcggtg tgcggtttgg tgggtatttt
    41641 cctgttgctt ttgcagatgc ttggcccggt gctggcgagt cccggggaca gcatgtggat
    41701 cgagatctgc tcggaggcag gggcggtctg ggttgaagtg gaccttgagg aaggcactga
    41761 tgacccgacc gcgccttgcc cgaaatgcgc cgattgcgcg ctgtgcgcgg tgacaacggc
    41821 agccccgctg ccggatctgc cgctgctgat gcaatccgaa aatgtacgga tagtacccgc
    41881 tgcaatcggg aatctgtgca ttttgtacaa ctcaaggcga ctgtggcccg aaacccgagg
    41941 gcccccgttc gcgacccaag aagaatttga acgcgccctg cgcgcgtccg tggcgtccac
    42001 cctagcaatc ggaggtgcgc cgtggtcgta agtcgcgcaa tccatttcct gctggctttc
    42061 actctgtcct gcctgatggc gaccagcgcc catgccgaca gcctggccag tttcctgccc
    42121 gacatcgacc ctgccgatct ggcccccggc gccgatgcct ttggcccggt gcgcgatgac
    42181 gtgaaggtcg cccccgtcct gaagggcggc gagaccgttg cctgggcatt cctgacctcg
    42241 gattttgttg gcacgacggg ctattccggc aaaccgatcc acgtcgttgc cgccatcgac
    42301 aacgatgccg tgttgaccgg agtgcaactg gtcaagcact cggaacccat cgtgctgatc
    42361 ggcatcccca attcccgcat ggttgaattg accgaaggct atgcgggcct tgacctgaag
    42421 gttgaagccg aaactggggg tgaggggcac gacctcgaca tcatctcggg cgcgacggtc
    42481 acgatcatgg tgatcgacga cagccttgtg cgaggcggta tcaaggtggc gcgcgcattg
    42541 ggtctgggcg gcctgtcgcc gttgcaggcc gacgggccaa agcgcgaagt cgatatggcg
    42601 cagaatgcgg tctatgactg gtcgaccctt tcgggtgacg gctcgatccg tcggctgacg
    42661 ctggatgtcg ggcaggtcaa tgccgccttc gaggccaccg gagaccagcg cgcgatcaag
    42721 cgcccggaac cgggcgaacc ggatgacact ttcatcgaca tgcatatggc gcttgtctcg
    42781 gttccgtcga tcggcaagtc actgctgggc gacgccgagt accagaacct cgtgaactgg
    42841 ttggacgagg gcgaacaggc cattctggtg ctggggcgcg gtgcctacag cttcaagggg
    42901 tcaggctatg tgcgcggcgg gattttcgat cggatccagt tgatccaagg cgacaattcg
    42961 gtccggttct tcgacaaaca gcaagtacgc cttggcaagg ttgcagcccc ggatgcgccc
    43021 agtttcacag agctggacat cttcaagatc cccgccgatg ccgagttcga cccgaccgag
    43081 ccgttccgcc tgcaactgct ggtacagcgc gctgtgggtg ccgttgagaa aacctttctg
    43141 acattcgatc tgggctacaa actgccagac cgttacctgc tgccggttgc agccccaaag
    43201 gttgtcgacg atgcgaccgg cgaagccgcc gccaaggctg ccctgtggca gcgcatctgg
    43261 aaggatcgca ccgtcgaaat cgccgttctt ggcgtcatgc tgctggtcct gaccgcgacg
    43321 ttcttcttcc agttccacgc gacgatgaat gcgcgggtct tctactggtt ccgcatcggc
    43381 tacctgacaa tgaccctgtt tttcatcggc tggtacgcca acgcgcagct gagcgtggtg
    43441 aacctgatgg cactggcggg cagcctgcgc acaggattct cgtgggatgc gttcctgctg
    43501 gacccgctgg tgttcatcca atggttcgcc gttgccgccg cactgttgtt ctggggtcgc
    43561 ggggcctatt gcggatggct gtgccccttc ggcgcgttgc aggaattgac caacaagatc
    43621 gcgcgcgcgc tgaaagtgcc gcaatggacg ctgccctggg gtctgaacga acgcctgtgg
    43681 cccgcgaaat acatgatctt tctgggtctt ttcgggctca gcttcatctc gatcccgttg
    43741 gccgagaaat atgccgaggt cgagccgttc aaaacggcga tcattctgaa attcatgcgc
    43801 gactggcctt tcgtggtctt tgcgctggcc ctgctgggga tcgggctgtt catcgaacgg
    43861 ttctattgcc gctatctctg cccgctgggc ggagcactgg cgatccctgc ccgtattcgc
    43921 atgttcgact ggctgcgccg ctacaaggat tgcggcacgc cctgtcagac ctgcgccaat
    43981 gaatgccccg ttcaggcgat ccaccccacc ggtgagatca atccgaacga gtgcgtcacc
    44041 tgcctgcatt gtcaggtgct ctaccagtcc gaggacaaat gtcccgtcgt tatccgccag
    44101 ctgaaacggc gggccaagac agggtcggtc cagatgaaga ccccactcgg acaaccaccg
    44161 gcgaaccatc cgaacgccaa accgcaatcc gtttcctaaa aggaggaacg aacatgtcgg
    44221 aacatgacaa caaactaaca gtcacacgcc gtgggatgct gggtgcaaca gcaaccggtg
    44281 ccgtgctggc cgggaccggt ctgggctcga ccctgatgac cgcgaagcag gcgagcgccg
    44341 cggccaatgc caatctcgaa ccgggcgaac tggacgagta ttacggtttc tggtcctcgg
    44401 gtcagaccgg cgagctgcgc attctgggct ttccgtccat gcgcgagctg atgcgggtgc
    44461 ccgtgttcaa ccgctgctcg gccacgggct ggggtcagac caacgagtca ctgaagatca
    44521 tgaccgaagg gttgctgcct gaaaccaagg agtttctcgc caagcgtggc atgaagacct
    44581 atgacaacgg cgaccttcac cacccgcaca tgtcgttcac cgacggcacc tatgacggcc
    44641 gttatctgtt catgaacgac aaggccaaca cccgcgtcgc gcgtgtgcgc tgtgacgtga
    44701 tgaaatgcga caagatcacc gagatcccga acgccaaggc gatccacggc ctgcgtccgc
    44761 agaaattccc gcgcaccggc tatgtctttg ccaatggtga agatgaaaca ccgctggtca
    44821 acgatggaag cgtgctggac gatccgtcgc aatacgtgaa catcttcacc gcgctggacg
    44881 gcgacaccat ggaagtggcg tggcaggtga tcgtgtcggg caacctcgac aacaccgact
    44941 gcgactatca gggcaaatac gccttctcga cctcgtacaa ctcagaaatg ggcatgaacc
    45001 tggccgagat gaccgagaac gagctggacc acgtcgtcgt cttcaacatc gccgagatcg
    45061 aaaaaggcat cgaagccggc gattatcagg agctgaaagg cgtaaaggtt ctggacgggc
    45121 gcaagggtca gaacaagaaa tacacccgtt acatcccgat cccgaactct ccgcacggca
    45181 tcaacaccgc gccagacggc aagcacgtct gcatcaacgg caagctgtcg ccgaccgtct
    45241 cgatcatgga cgtcaccaag ctggacgccc tgttcgaaag cgatgccgac ccgcgctcgt
    45301 gcatcgtggg tgagccgcag ctgggccttg gcccgcttca caccgcctat gacggtcagg
    45361 gcaacgcctt caccacgctg ttcctggaca gccagatcgt gaagtggaac atcgacaagg
    45421 ccatccgcgc ctacaatggc gaggacgtgg acccgatcat ctcgaaggtc gacgtgcact
    45481 atcagccggg tcacaactcc acctccatgg gtgaaaccaa ggaagccgat ggcaagtggc
    45541 tgatttcgat gaacaagttc tcgaaagacc ggttcctgaa cgttggtcct ctgaaacccg
    45601 agaacgaaca gctgatcgac atttcgtcgg atgagatgaa agtggtgcat gacggcccga
    45661 cctttgccga gccgcacgac tcgatcatcg ttcgcagcga catcgtgaac ccggtcaacg
    45721 tctgggatcg caacgatgtt acctgggaag acgcccgcaa acaggccgaa gccgatggca
    45781 tcgatctgga agaaggcgcg gaagaaccga tccgggacgg caacaaggtg cgggtctaca
    45841 tgacctcgca ggcgccgacc ttcagccttg agaagttcac cgtcaaacag ggcgacgagg
    45901 tcacggttta catcaccaac ctcgatgacg tggacgacgt gacccacggc ttctgcctcg
    45961 gcaactacgg catcgcgatg gaagtcgcac cgatggcaac cgcttcggtc accttcaccg
    46021 ccgaccgtcc gggcgtgcac tggttctatt gccagtggtt ctgccatgcg ctgcacatgg
    46081 aaatgcgcgg ccggatgctg gtcgaaccgc aaggagcctg acccatgcgc tggcccctgc
    46141 tcataccgct cctgctcggc tcgcctcttt gggcggcgga ttgggatgtg cccaaccggg
    46201 cggcggccat caatgaaata ctggctcagg cggcggacgg agataccctc cgcctgagcc
    46261 ccggtgttta tgcagaacat ctgattctgg accggcccgt cacgatcgac gggctgggac
    46321 aggccaccat tgacgggcaa ggcaccggca gcgtcatcac cgtaaccggc ccgggcgtga
    46381 ccctgcgcgg cctgacagtg atcggctcgg gttcaagcca tgacgggatc gacagtggca
    46441 tccagctgac caagacggcc cgcgcgccgg tggtcgaaga caatgtgctg ctgggcaatc
    46501 tttacggcat cgacattcat ggtgccaagg acagcatcgt gcgtggcaac cggatcgaag
    46561 gacgtcagga ccagcggatg aatgaccgcg gcaatggtgt ctatgtctgg aacgcgccag
    46621 gcgcgcgggt tgaagacaac gatatccgct atggccgtga cgggatcttt gtgaactcgt
    46681 ccaagaagaa tacctttacc ggcaacttgt tccgcgatct gcgctttgcc gtgcattaca
    46741 tgtatgccga taattcggtg gtcagcgaca atgtctcgat cggcaacgat ctgggctatg
    46801 cggtgatgtt cacgaccaat gtgaaggtcg cagacaacgt ctcgatcggt gaccgtgaac
    46861 atggcgtgat gctgaactat gccaacaaga gtcagatcac cggtaacgtg gtgatcggtg
    46921 ccaaggaaaa gtgcaccttc ctttataact ccaacaagaa cgaattcacc gacaactggt
    46981 tccagggatg cggcatcggc atccacttca ccgccggcag cgaacgcaac cgcatcgttg
    47041 gcaattcctt catcgggaac cggacacagg tgaaatacgt ctcgaccaaa tgggtcgagt
    47101 ggtccgaaga cgggcgcggc aactactggt ccgattttgc cgcctatgat gtggatggca
    47161 acggcatcgc cgatgccccc tatcgcccca atgactcgat ggaccatgtg ctgtggaccc
    47221 aacccgcagc caagctgctg ctcggctctc ctgccgtgca gctggtgcgc tggtcgcaat
    47281 ccgcctttcc ggcactgttg cccggtggcg tgatggacag caatccattg atgcaacccc
    47341 ttgaaccccc agctatggaa aaggtgcctc atgacggata aggccctgat tattgaccat
    47401 gtcagcaagg accgaggcaa gacctgcgtt cttgatgata tcaccctgtc acttgccccc
    47461 ggtcagcgtg ttgcgctgct gggccataac ggcgctggca agtcgaccct gatcaaatcc
    47521 atccttggcc tgacgccgat ccaaggcgga gccatccgga tcggagacgc cacccccggc
    47581 agcgcccagg cgcggcggga aacggcctat ctgcccgagg cggtatcctt ccacccggcc
    47641 ctgaccgggc gcgagcaact gaccctgttt gcgaaactgt ccggcaccag ggcggatgtg
    47701 gccggtctgc tggagcgcgt aggtctgagc gatgccctgg accgccggat cggcacctat
    47761 tccaaaggca tgcggcaacg tctgggcctg gcacaggttc tgctgggaca gccgaaagtg
    47821 gctttgctgg atgaacccac cagtgggttg gacccgatct cgcgccagga tctctatgcc
    47881 atcatcgacg agctggccgc gcagggcacc gccgtgctga tcgccagcca tgccttgacc
    47941 gaggtcgagg cccgcaccga ccgcatcgcc atcatgcgca agggccggat ggtcgcggat
    48001 gacacgctca acaacctgtc ggcccttgca ggcctgccga tccgtctgaa agtacgtgca
    48061 agcgccaacg ccgacgtgct ggccgccgaa cttggcggca accggatcaa cggcgcttcg
    48121 gtcgagctgc tgtgttcccc cgccgacaag atggaagccc tgcgccggat cgccggattg
    48181 ggcgatgccg tggcggatgt ggaaatgacc ccgcccaagc tggaagacct ctatcgctat
    48241 tatgcacagg aggagaggcc atgacccgct tcttcgccat tacccgtacc gaaatgctga
    48301 tccttcgccg caatcgctgg ctgctggtgg cgacgctgat catggtgctg ttcgcactgg
    48361 cgctgacctt tgcgggcagt gcgccaaccg gaacgctggg cgttgacatg ctgaccgttt
    48421 cggttgcgtc gatgaccacg ctttcggttt acctcgcgcc ccttctggcg ctgatgatct
    48481 cgttcgacgc catcgccgga gacgtggacc ggggcagcct gtcgctgctg ttgtcctacc
    48541 ctgcggggcg cggagaaatc ctgttgggca agttcaccgc acatcttgca gcgctggcct
    48601 ttgccatgac ggtcggtttc ggtaccgccg gcgcggtggc ggccttcttt ggcggtgccg
    48661 gaccggaaag cctgatggcg ttggtccgtc tcatcctcac atccatcctt ctgggcgccg
    48721 tgtttctggc gctgggatac ctgctgtctg ccttggctaa gggggctacg gcggcggcgg
    48781 gtctgtcggc cgggctctgg ctggtttttg ttgttctcta tgatctgggc ctgttggggg
    48841 ccgtcgtcat ggacaagggc ggcaccttta cccaatccgt ctttccatgg gtgatggtgg
    48901 ccaacccggc cgacgcattc cgtctgtgga acatcgccgc gacggaaggc gtggccatgg
    48961 cctccggcat gaccggggcg gcacaggcct tgcccatctg ggccgcgcct gcatcgctgc
    49021 tgatctggcc ggtgctgggc tttgccctgg cgcggctggc attccggagg gtcgagccat
    49081 gaaacccctc gtcctgattg ccttgatcgc gttggcggcc tgcaaggagg acctggccga
    49141 ggcccccgat ccggtggatc tgaccccgga cgcgctgagc tatttctgcc agatgaacat
    49201 cgccgaacat ggcggcccca aggggcagat ccatctgaaa ggatatcccg caccgctgtt
    49261 ctttgcgcag gtgcgcgaca tggtggcata cctcaaaagc cctgaacgtg atgccgacat
    49321 cacagccatc tatgtcagcg acatgggtat tgcgccaagc tggcggcagc cgggtatctc
    49381 gaactggatc gccgcggatg gcgcgacctt tgtcgtcggc gccaatgtgg caggtggcat
    49441 gggtgcgcgc gaagtggtgc cttttgccga tcctgccgat gcccaggcat tcattgagat
    49501 ttacggcgga acggcactga gcctgccgga catcccggat accgaagtgc ttggccctgt
    49561 cgatcttgaa ctgtcgttgg agacccccgt atgaccgctt tgtcgcgccg ccgatttctg
    49621 atcatctcag ccgcctgtgc tgcggccaca ccgcttgcgg cctcggacgc gcgctggcac
    49681 ggaaccgcgc tgggtgctgc cgccagcttg cgactggtgg gcctgacgga cgctgaggcc
    49741 gcacccatca tgtccgccat ggaaaccgag attgcccggc tggaagatat cttcagcctg
    49801 tatcgcccgc aatcgcagct cagccggttg aatcgcgatg gtttgctgac ggcgcccgct
    49861 cctgaattgt tggacgtgct aagcctcagc acagcgctgc atcaggcatc gggtggcgca
    49921 tttgatccga gcattcaacc cgtgtgggcg gcattggctg cgggcgcgcg cccgggcgat
    49981 ctggttgaag ttcagccggc aataggctgg gaaaaagtag ttttcgacgc ctcggccatt
    50041 cgccttccgg tgcccggaaa atcggcgctg acgttgaacg gtatagcgca gggcgcgatc
    50101 accgaccgga tcgccgacct gctgcgtgct catggtctgc gtgatgttct ggtcaatatg
    50161 ggagaggttg ccgccctggg tgcgcgtggt gacggtgcgc cctggaaagt tggattggcg
    50221 gcgccggacc aaacggttct gaagcggatt gaattgaacg atcgggcagt ggcgacatct
    50281 tcaacgctgg cgactcagat cagccaggga gtcggacaca tcattacctt ggatgggcct
    50341 tcaagccgcg acaggaccgt ttcggtttct gccccgaaag cggccattgc ggatgggttg
    50401 tccactgcac tttgcgcggc atccgccggc agagccaaag agatcctgga gttcttcccc
    50461 gacgcccgta tcgaattgaa cgtttgatga agaattacaa atctcagacc gaacaaaaaa
    50521 aatctaaaaa agtatgatat aggtcaaatc gtgcgctgct taaggcagct aggaagtaag
    50581 gacgcgaacc taatcaatcc aatttcgagt cgccagctat gagccagatg accagcagac
    50641 gcgcttttct aagcgcgcgt ggcctgcggg aggacccaga tgcgatccgt ccgccgggtg
    50701 cagttgcaac tggcttcagc gatctatgca cgcgttgcga agactgcgcc gcggcttgtc
    50761 ctgaagacat catcacattc gacgatgccg gtttccccgt tctggacctg tccgcaggcg
    50821 gttgcacctt gtgtggtgac tgcgctgaca tttgtccgac cccggcgttg ctgtcggaac
    50881 gtgttgccga atggccatgg cgcgcacgaa tcgatgacac aagctgcctg tcgacgaacg
    50941 gcgtaagctg ccgcctgtgt caggacaatt gcgaacagga tgccatccgc tttcgcctgc
    51001 aactgggcgg acgcgcggaa ccagcgcttg aaacagaaac ctgcatcggc tgcggaagtt
    51061 gttccgccgc ctgccccact ggggcgatcg tgatgcaccg ccccgcccca ctacacccgg
    51121 aggtgaacca atgaatattt gtggctgtct ggtccacatc gcccccgatt acaccgatgc
    51181 cgcacgcgcg gcgatggccg aaacccaggg cgtcgagctt catgccgaag ccgaggacgg
    51241 ccgtttcgta gttgttgtcg aggatacggc cgacaggctg gcctcggaca ccatcatgga
    51301 tctgcaccag atcccaggag tgatctcact gtcactgact tatcaccatt tcgaagatct
    51361 cgcggagacg gctccgcgtc ctgatgctcc aagccaaccg tccagcagga ggcccatgca
    51421 atgaccatct ctgaatcccg tcgtacattt ctgaaagcgt ccgcagcggc agccactgcc
    51481 tcggctgcgg gcattcccat ggccgcaggt caggccaacg ctcaggtcgg cgcgcccgat
    51541 attcgctggg acaaggctgc ttgccggttc tgcggtacag gctgttcggt tctggtgggc
    51601 accaaagagg gtcgagtggt ggccacgcaa ggtgaccccg acgcaccggt gaacaggggc
    51661 ttgaactgta tcaagggcta tttcctgtcc aagatcatgt acggcaaaga ccgcctgacc
    51721 acaccgcttt tgcgcaagac caacggccag tatgacaaga atggcgagtt cgaaccggtc
    51781 agctgggatg aagcctttga tgtgatggcc gccaaatgga aagaggccct tgccaagaaa
    51841 ggcccgacca gcgtggggat gttcggttcg gggcagtgga cggtctggga aggctatgcc
    51901 gccgccaaga tgatgaaggc cgggttccgg tcgaacaaca ttgatcccaa tgcgcgtcac
    51961 tgcatggcct cggccgtggt tggtttcatg cgcactttcg gcattgatga gccgatgggg
    52021 tgctatgacg accttgagca cgccgatacc ttcgtgctgt ggggatcgaa catggccgag
    52081 atgcacccga ttctgtggtc gcgcctgacc gacacccgcc tgacgaagcc gggttgcgaa
    52141 gtgcatgtgc tgtcgacttt cgagcaccgc tcgttcgagc tggccgataa tggcatggtc
    52201 tttgcaccgc aaaccgatct ggcgatcctg aactatatcg cgaactacat catccagaat
    52261 ggcgcggtga acgaagagtt cgtcaagaac cacgtcaaca tcaccaaaac cgccaccgat
    52321 atcggttacg gcctgcggga caacaacccc ctgcaacaag aagctgaaaa cccgaactcg
    52381 ggcaagttgg agccgatcag cttcgaggaa tatgccgaag ccgtttcgaa atacacgctg
    52441 gaatacacct cggaactgtc cggtgttccg gctgacaagc tggagcgtct ggccaagcaa
    52501 tatgccgacc ccaaccgcaa ggtgatgagc ctgtggacca tgggcttcaa ccaacatacc
    52561 cgcgggtcct gggtgaactc gctgatgtac aacgtgcacc tgctggtggg caagatttcg
    52621 gaacccggca actcaccctt ctcgctgacc ggtcagccgt cggcctgcgg tacggcgcgc
    52681 gaggtaggca cctttgcgca ccgcctgccc gccgacatgg tggtgatgaa cgacaagcac
    52741 cgcgagatct gcgaaaccgc atggaacgtg cccgccggca ccattcctga caagccgggt
    52801 ttccacgccg tgctgcaaca tcgcaagctg aaggatggcg acctgaacgc ttattgggtt
    52861 cagtgcacca acaacatgca ggctgcaccg aacatcaacg aggaaggcta tcccggctat
    52921 cgcaacccgg aaaacttcat cactgtttca gacccctacc cgacggtcac tgcggtttcc
    52981 gctgacctca tcctgcccac cgccatgtgg gtcgagaagg aaggcgccta tggcaacgcc
    53041 gagcgccgca cccagttctg gcggcaacag gtaaaggccc cgggcgaggc caaatcggac
    53101 ctttggcagg tgatggagtt ctcgaagcgc ttcaccgtcg aagaggtctg gggcgaagag
    53161 ttgctggcca agatgcccga gcatcgcggc aagaccatgt acgaggttct gtttgccaat
    53221 ggcagcgtcg acaagttccc tctgtcggaa accgccgaag gcttcgacaa cgacgaatcc
    53281 gaacatttcg gcttttacgt gcagaaaggt ctgttcgaag agtacgccaa cttcggacgc
    53341 ggccatgcgc atgatctggc accattcgaa acctaccacc aggcccgcgg tctgcgctgg
    53401 ccggtcgtgg atggcaagga aacgctctat cgtttccgcg aaggctatga cccatacgtg
    53461 tccgagggtg ccggcgtgga attctatggc cacaaggatg gcaaggccaa gatcatcttc
    53521 gcgccctatg aacctgccgc agaagagccg gatgcggaat tcgatctgtg gctgtgcacc
    53581 ggtcgcgtgc tggaacactg gcattcaggg tcgatgacac gccgggtgcc ggagctgcac
    53641 cgcgcctatc ccgctgccgt ggtctacatg catccgcagg acgcgaagga ccggggtttg
    53701 cgccggggcc aggagattgt gctgtcgacc cgccgcggcg aggttaccag ccgtgtcgaa
    53761 acacggggtc ggaacaaggt gccgcgcggt ctggtcttta tgccgtggtt cgatgagcac
    53821 cagctgacca acaagctgac gctggacgca acttgcccgc tgtcgaaaga gaccgacttc
    53881 aagaaatgcg cctgcaaggt cgagcgcgcg taaccagcaa ggatcaaacg ggtcgttccc
    53941 atgtctcttg tcgataaacc cctttcgccg cagcggcgcc ggttccttca ggactcggcg
    54001 cgggcggcgg gcggctgcgt ggtcgccgga tcgttgctgg cctatctggc ccgcgacgcc
    54061 cgcgccctgc ccgccgatgc cttgcgcccg cccggcgcat tgcccgagaa ggagttcctg
    54121 tcggcctgca tccgttgcgg tttgtgcgtg cgggactgcc cgtacgatac cctgaaactg
    54181 gccgagctcg gctcggatgc ggtggcgacg ggaacaccgt tcttcaccgc ccgggatgtt
    54241 ccctgcgaaa tgtgcgacga cattccgtgt gtcgccgcgt gtccaacagg ggcgctggac
    54301 cctgggctgg agaatatcga cgatgccgag atgggtgttg ccgttctggt cgatcaggaa
    54361 aactgcctga atttcctcgg tctgcgctgc gacgtctgct atcgcgtctg ccccgtcatt
    54421 gacgaggcga tcactttgga gacggcgcat aatacccgat cgggtcatca tgccttgttc
    54481 attccaaccg ttcatgccga acgctgtacc ggttgtggca tgtgcgagaa aagctgtgtt
    54541 ctgcccgagg ccgcgatcaa ggttctgccg gcacggctgg cccgcggcag ttcggccgag
    54601 cattaccgca agggttggga ggaaaaggcc gccaaaggcg cgccggtggt cgaggggatc
    54661 atcgatctgc cggatcgttt gcccggaccg ggaaccgaca atcttgccgc gcccggcggt
    54721 tttgcccctg aatatgatct gccgggggtg gggcaatgag tacgcgcacg cacatgccag
    54781 tcggtcagga ggcggttgaa gacaaaggct ggatcggggc gcatcgcttt ttgctgatgc
    54841 gccgcgcaag ccagctgttc tttctggttc tgtttctgct gggcccgtgg ttcggcatct
    54901 ggattgtcga gggcaatttg gcggggtcac tgacgctggg cgttctgccg ttgaccgatc
    54961 cgttcatcct gttgcaaagc ttcgttgcag gtcattggcc cgaagtgacc gcgctgatcg
    55021 gtggactgat cgttctggtg gtctatgccc tgattggtgg ccgtgtctat tgttcttggg
    55081 tctgccccat aaacccggtg acagacgcgg ccaactgggt gcatcgcaaa ctggacctgc
    55141 cgaaaggctg gcaacccaag cgcggcaccc ggctgtggat tctggcgacc gtgctgctgg
    55201 tctcgggcct gagcggcgtg atcgcttggg agctggtcaa cccgatcacc atgctgcatc
    55261 gcgggctggt attcggcatg ggctttgtct gggccatgat cgcggccatc ttcgtgtttg
    55321 acgtattcgt ctcacgccat ggctggtgcg gccatctgtg ccccgtgggc gcgttctacg
    55381 ggctgatcgg gtcgaaaagc ctgctgcggg tcagtgccgc caatcgcacg gcctgtgatg
    55441 actgtatgga ttgttatgcg gtctgtcctg aaaatcaggt gatctcaccc gcgctgaaag
    55501 gcaagccggg aagctcgccc ctgatcctgt cacctgactg cacaaactgc ggacgctgca
    55561 tcgatgtctg cgcagtcgac gtcttcaact ttactcaccg gttcgacgac catgtcgttc
    55621 aaccttccga tccagttgcc gcgcctgagc cgcgcgctgc cagacctatc taggggagtg
    55681 ccaagatgaa aagatcaatc gttacaggcg gaattgccct tctacccgta gttttgctga
    55741 gcggatgggc ctttgcccag tccgctcaag tcgaaaccct gcggggcgcg gacgtagacg
    55801 agccgatccc tttggatcag attcacaaaa atgtcgaagg acggatgcaa cgtaattatc
    55861 gccagcagcc accgctgatt ccgcattcga tcgagcaata tcagattgat gtgcgcacca
    55921 atcagtgcct gtcctgccat gactggtcca aggcaggtga gcgtaacgca ccgacccttt
    55981 caatgacaca ctatctggat cgcgaaggcc gcgaattgga ccgcgtcgcc gggacccgtt
    56041 atttctgcaa ccaatgtcac gttccgcagg cggacgcgcc gccgcttgtt gaaaacgtgt
    56101 tccagccctc gaccggcaac tgatccaaca caagactgaa aggagcaccg acatggcaga
    56161 ctcccccgaa aaacgcggct ttctgggtcg cctttggaac gcgatctgga cgccggcggt
    56221 aatgttcagt tcgggctttc tgatccttgc cggatttctg gccggtatcc tgttctgggg
    56281 tgggtttcac tggaccctgg aactgaccaa caccgaagag ttctgcgtct cgtgtcacac
    56341 gatggaaacg aacctgggtg agtatcgcga gacgatccac tacaacaacc actccggcgt
    56401 gcgtgcgatc tgctcagact gccacgttcc ggatgagtgg aaccacaaga tcaaagccaa
    56461 gatcatggcc gtgaaggacg tctatcatga actggtgggc accatcagca cacccgagaa
    56521 atacgaggat caccgcctgg cgatggcctc ggccgtctgg aagaaaatga aggcgtctga
    56581 cagccgcgag tgccgcaact gtcacaactt tgactacatg gacttcacca ttcaggaaac
    56641 ccgcgctgcc tcggaacacc aacgcgccat cgacaatggt atgacctgta tcgattgcca
    56701 ccagggcatc gcccacagcc tgccacccaa ctatttggaa acatacgaaa aggtgactgc
    56761 tgcattggaa gatgaagttg tgcaggagca cgccgccgcg ggtgacgaca tccgcgattt
    56821 cctgaacaac agctcgaatt gatgtggggg cagagatgtt agagttactt ggaaccatcg
    56881 gtggcaacgt cctgagcttg cccggcatac tcggtctggc gttgggcatg atgacccgca
    56941 agctgtggct gggcgcggca ttgggcggcg cagtcggtgt attcgagacg ctggttttcg
    57001 caggcttccg gtttgcgcat gtagagccac tggaactgat catcgctatt gtggtcggcg
    57061 tctgtgcagg aagcctcggc actgccattc gcatcaaggg cgcaacagcc tgaaacacag
    57121 ccggtttcac ggtttcggtg gaaccggctt gttacgtcgg gccgggcagt gtcgtcacca
    57181 agtcaatgac tgtcttcatg tgatttcacg ccggcgatca ccaattccgc atctccgggc
    57241 aaggaccggt aggctgcggg caatgtgcga tcggtgatga gcacatcctt ttccgtcaac
    57301 ccgggcaggc gcaacgccgg gctggtctgg acctcgttga attttgtgga atcaaccgcc
    57361 atgaaggtct ggtcagcaat atcagacatc gcccgggcca tatcagcttc gcattgatca
    57421 taaaccatga agcccttgct gggatgcacc agtgacgccg acaaaatggc cgtccgggcc
    57481 gagaagcctg caatgacgtc ataggcggcg cggtcgaaag cggcaccgtc gtggttgcgc
    57541 aactgcgtcc ccgccatgaa gaccctgttg ccctcttcca tcgacaacgt ggcggcgatg
    57601 aaggccgagt ttgtcaccac cgtgaggttt ttgcgcgcgc gaagtgcctg agcaatgaag
    57661 cccgaggtcg aacccgtgtc aatggcaatg gccgaaccgt ccggtatccg cgccgcaacg
    57721 gcgtcggcta tcgcgacttt ggcggcgcgg ttctgcgcca tgcgggccag aaacggagga
    57781 tccagcacat tttgagtgct gaccaatgca ccatgcacct tggacaggct gcccttggcg
    57841 accatcggct tcacgattcg ccttacggtc tggtccgaca cgttgagaat gcgcgccaat
    57901 tccatgaccg aaattcgccc atgcaggttt accgtgctga ggatgtcttg ctcgtatttc
    57961 gacatgaagc gccgcgatat ttgttgattt catcaggtta cttgcaaggt tgacgctgtt
    58021 caagcgacca ttttcaacac gtttcaaaca tttttgttgc tttttgttgc tttgcgactt
    58081 ttgatgacga catgtcattt gaaatgggtg gacgcatgac aacgcattcg gtcagacatc
    58141 tcatcattgg cgggggcatc atcggatgct ccatcgcgta tcacctcgca cggtccggtg
    58201 agacggatgt tgttcttctg gaaagggcgt ccctgaccga gggggccacc tggcatgcgg
    58261 cgggccttgt cgggcagttg cggtcatcgc gcaacacgac gcggatgctg aaacggtccg
    58321 tggcgctgta tgatcgtctg gccgaagaaa ccgggatgga attcgactgg aagaaagtcg
    58381 gaagcctgcg cctggcggta agcaaagagc ggcttctgga agcaaagcgc ctggcgacaa
    58441 tggcccgcag ttttgatctg gagatggaaa taatctcggc cgccgaagcc aaggcgcttt
    58501 tcccctatgt cgacgcgaat ggtctggaag gcgcggcttt tatcccctcg gacggtcatg
    58561 tcgatcccgc aggcttgtgt caggcaattg cgtccggtgc ccggatgcac ggtgcccgga
    58621 tccgccaatc cgtagaggtc accgattttg agatccataa cgatcgcatc accaaagtga
    58681 tgacatcgga agggaactat gaagcggaca ccgtcgttct ggccgccgga atgtggagcc
    58741 gcgaactggc agcgaaactc ggggttgttg tcccggcctg cgctgtcgag catcaataca
    58801 tcgtaactga acccctgccc gacctcgatc ttgtaaaacg cctgccaacc ctgcgggatc
    58861 ccgagcggct ggtgtattac aaaccggatg caggcgggag gcttgtgatc ggcgggtatg
    58921 aggacaacac gctgccattc ggcgacaggg gtattccggg cccgtttgtc cggcagcttt
    58981 tgcccgacaa cctggagcgg tttgcccccc ttgccgaact ggcaggtcag gttacgccgg
    59041 tcgtcaacac ggtcggaatc cggcaggtga tcaacggccc catcccttat tccgcggatg
    59101 gcgattttgt catgggatgg gcgcccgagc tgcgaaacct gatgctggcg accggatttc
    59161 tgtacggcat cgcggcaggt ggtggcgcag gagagatgat cgccgagtgg attgtcgaag
    59221 gccgcccgag ccttgatctg tggcctctgg atgttcgccg attcagtccg catcacgcca
    59281 cgcgcgcctt catgtatcct cgcgcggttg agcattacgc gcatcactac aagatgcgat
    59341 atccggggca ggaagcggaa acggccagaa acctgcgcct gtcgcccctg catgagaggc
    59401 tgaaacaaca tggcgcggtg ttcgggtcaa aaaatggctg ggagcggccg ctctggttcg
    59461 ccccgcccgg tgtcgagccg gtggatcagt tggatttcct gtcaccgggt tggaaaaact
    59521 atgccgaaca ggaacacaag gccgcgcgcg acggggtcgt tctgatcgat caaacaagtt
    59581 tctcaaagtt cgaactgatc ggccccggcg cactggaagc ccttcaaaac cttgccgttt
    59641 caaatatgga caagccggat ggcacggtga tctacaccca attgtgcaat gatcgcggcg
    59701 gggttgaagc cgatatcacc gtcacccgat tggggcggga tcatttttac atcgtcaccg
    59761 ggtccggatt cggcgtgcat gactcggatt ggatccgacg tcacctgccc cgcgacgggc
    59821 gcgcgcagct gatcgaaatg acgtcggcac gcgccgtcat caacatttgc ggccccaagg
    59881 cgcgggatgt gatgcagacc gtcgcggaag aagacgtctc gaaccttgca tttccctttg
    59941 caacggcccg agagatcacc ttgggaacgg caaaggtccg cgcgatccgc atcggttacg
    60001 tcggagagct gggatgggag ctgcatatcc cgaccgagtt cgccctgcat gtctatgacc
    60061 tgctttggca ggccggtcaa agccatggca tccgcgacat cggctaccgc accatcgagt
    60121 ccttgcggct ggaaaaaggg tatctctact ggagcgccga catcaccccc gactattcgc
    60181 caatcgaagc gggccttggc gcgcgggtcc atctgaaatc caaacagggc ttcatcgggc
    60241 gaccggtgct ggaggcgcag aaagcgaccg gccccgagcg gcagctctgc acgttcatca
    60301 ccgatgagcg gctgccgagc accggaggag agaccatact gcattccgga aaaacagtct
    60361 cgctggcgtg cagtggtggc tatgggttta ccgtcggcaa gaccatcctc tacggttatc
    60421 tgcctgcggg attggctggt gggtcagaat tcgaagtgga ggtgttcgga gagcgtcacc
    60481 ccatccagcg tgtggacggg ccgcttttcg acccggcaaa cagccgtttg aaagcctgag
    60541 ggagagagcg atgcaaaatg agccaaaact tgagatcatg caggcccttc gcaacgtggc
    60601 ggggtttgac acccttgccg agacggacct tcgcacctac cggctgggcg ggttgaccaa
    60661 tctggtctac cgcgtcgaag gtgggccaag gacggtgatc gtgcgcatcc caggcgaggg
    60721 caccgaagcc tatatcgacc gcgcggttga aatccacaac gcgcaggtgg cggcaaaagc
    60781 cggggtcggc cccgaagttc tgtgggcaga cgcgtcatcc ggcgtgatga tcagtgattg
    60841 cgtgcccgac atcgtgacga tgacacccga gatgtttgcg acgcgccccg ggtctgccgc
    60901 ccgcgcggga aaggcgctga ggcaactgca cgatgccccc gagccgttca agtttcggtt
    60961 cgagctgttt tcgatgatca acgactacat gaaggtactt gcagacaaaa acgcgaccct
    61021 gccggacgga tacgcggacg tcgtggccga ggcggccccg atccgcgagg tgttgcggga
    61081 caaacccggg acattggtcc cgagccattg cgaccctctg tgcgagaatt ttctggatga
    61141 cggccaacgc atgtggatcg tggactacga gtattcaggc atgaacgatg ccctttggga
    61201 tctgggtgat ctgtcggtcg aagccgggct gaccgacgaa caggagctgg acatgttgac
    61261 cgcctatttc gacggcccgc cgagcgaggc tcagatcggg cgcatggtga tctacaaagc
    61321 catgtgcgac ctgctgtgga cgctgtgggg attgatccag catgcggatg aaaaccccgc
    61381 cgaagatttc tgggcctatg ccacgaaccg gttcgaacgc tgcaagtccc tgatgctggc
    61441 cccgtccttt gcggcccatg tgaaagccgt ggccgaggaa tagggtttca tccgcagcca
    61501 gatccgccct agataccgga tgtttcctag cttaccacag atctttgagc cgctttccct
    61561 gatacctgta tcccaatgaa gaacgggcgg gcatgacacg ggatgcgccc ggagcgtaag
    61621 tgtatctgtt cgaagcacat ttgcgcgcgt cggccctttg ctggtgccgg ggttgag
//
