# Supplementary material for: Decoding coral resistance to eutrophication through the association of hyper‑efficient denitrifiers as key microbial allies
Source: Nat Commun. 2026 May 19;17:3938. doi: 10.1038/s41467-026-72571-w (PMC13187470; doi:10.1038/s41467-026-72571-w)
Supplement: Supplementary file 21 — Source Data [file 41467_2026_72571_MOESM21_ESM.zip › Source Data/FigureS6/AP8_denitrification.gbk]

LOCUS       contig00002            61677 bp    DNA              UNK 01-JAN-1980
DEFINITION  Genus species strain strain.
ACCESSION   contig00002
VERSION     contig00002
KEYWORDS    .
SOURCE      .
  ORGANISM  .
            .
FEATURES             Location/Qualifiers
     CDS             complement(2199..2486)
                     /gene="soxD_2"
                     /locus_tag="AP8_01862"
                     /EC_number="1.5.3.1"
                     /inference="ab initio prediction:Prodigal:002006"
                     /inference="similar to AA sequence:UniProtKB:Q46336"
                     /codon_start=1
                     /transl_table=11
                     /product="Sarcosine oxidase subunit delta"
                     /translation="MIINHPLLGPRDASEFTYLGDASLINRPDWQSDTAAAEFHDYVYL
                     RDNPAGTHRELWFHEQGDRSWLVVTRDTLTHEILATELARDVARKTGRGK"
     gene            complement(2199..2486)
                     /locus_tag="AP8_01862"
                     /gene="soxD_2"
     CDS             complement(2499..3749)
                     /gene="soxB_2"
                     /locus_tag="AP8_01863"
                     /EC_number="1.5.3.1"
                     /inference="ab initio prediction:Prodigal:002006"
                     /inference="similar to AA sequence:UniProtKB:P40875"
                     /codon_start=1
                     /transl_table=11
                     /product="Sarcosine oxidase subunit beta"
                     /translation="MRYSALAIMRQVLNGHRGWTPAWRDPEPQSSYDFIVIGGGGHGLA
                     TAYYLAKEHNAAKVAVLEKGWIGGGNVGRNTTIIRANYLLDGNQPFYELSLKLWENLEQ
                     DLNYNAMVSQRGILNLCHTDAQRDAYRRRGNAMMFTGSGAELLDAEGVRAMYPFLNFDD
                     ARFPIKGGLLHRRGGTARHDGVAWGYARAADQRGVDIIQNCEVTGFRIENGKLLGVETT
                     RGYIGAKKVGVAVAGSSGRVMAQAGMRLPIESHVLQAFVTEGLKPVLDGVITYGAGHFY
                     VSQSDKGGLVFGGDIDGYNTYAQRGNLPVVEDVAEGGMSLMPMIGRARLLRMWGGVMDM
                     SMDGSPFIDHTGIEGLYFNGGWCYGGFKATPASGFCFAHLMATDRPHDVASAYRLDRFR
                     TGQMIDEKGVGAQPNLH"
     gene            complement(2499..3749)
                     /locus_tag="AP8_01863"
                     /gene="soxB_2"
     CDS             complement(3963..5207)
                     /locus_tag="AP8_01864"
                     /inference="ab initio prediction:Prodigal:002006"
                     /codon_start=1
                     /transl_table=11
                     /product="hypothetical protein"
                     /translation="MADGCACDRHADMYLTVEDALERGLSVADPVAETEILPLEQAIGR
                     VLAEDCASKVDMPAFDNSAMDGYAIRTGDLGDGPVFELPIAGRVAAGDCGDHDAPEGSA
                     LRIFTGAPVPPEFDAVLMQEDCDLLIDRIRFSRRPKPGQHIRRAGEDLCAGGPILRRGC
                     EIGPREMAALASAGYGEVLVFRKLKVTIFSTGSELRQPGEPLDPGQIYNSNRYMLLALL
                     QKPWIELIDRGPVVDDPTRLEQVLREACVASDLIVTTGGVSVGDEDHMPRLFSAIGGET
                     DVMKVAMKPGKPVMFGRRGRALYVGLPGNPVSAYVTWQIIGSQMMARRAGLCHRPQVPV
                     QAVLAEPVQRRAGRQEYRPVQIDGTSPRGLPNVRLMAPSYSGRVALLAQADGLAIIPAE
                     IEDLPAGHSIELLRF"
     gene            complement(3963..5207)
                     /locus_tag="AP8_01864"
     CDS             complement(5200..5547)
                     /locus_tag="AP8_01865"
                     /inference="ab initio prediction:Prodigal:002006"
                     /codon_start=1
                     /transl_table=11
                     /product="hypothetical protein"
                     /translation="MNTWLTLSAPIPAKDTEGFERMAGLPTVTSTFGMNSDCARVSELC
                     GQPEQDLSSVKEGDDGTGRAAHGRHNVGTLPVVADPSSDLEKFNDGLPNLDPDEQPGFA
                     GRLIFSEIQNG"
     gene            complement(5200..5547)
                     /locus_tag="AP8_01865"
     CDS             complement(5874..7304)
                     /gene="araE"
                     /locus_tag="AP8_01866"
                     /EC_number="1.2.1.26"
                     /inference="ab initio prediction:Prodigal:002006"
                     /inference="similar to AA sequence:UniProtKB:Q1JUP4"
                     /codon_start=1
                     /transl_table=11
                     /product="Alpha-ketoglutaric semialdehyde dehydrogenase 1"
                     /translation="MYPELRLFIGGTWRKTGRDIPVVNPATEEELGRLPCASAKDLDDA
                     LQAAVEGFRLWRRTSPRERADTILRAAALMRQRQEEIAHSITLEHGKPLKQARLEVIRG
                     AEFFEWDAGEAMRTYGRIIPAAQGHKFAVHHQPVGVVAAFSPWNFPMSQPARKIAGALA
                     SGCSVILKAAEETPAGALHIAKAFEDAGLPAGVLNLVFGEPSEISGHLIPQDPVRLVAF
                     TGSTTVGRHLTTLAARHDTRVLMELGGHAPVIVCEDTDVQSAAVSGAVRKMRNAGQVCT
                     SPTRFFAHESIFDAYAAGFVARAKATVVGNGLDATVEMGPTANDRRVPALSELVEDAVA
                     QGATLATGGSRLGERGYFFKPTVLLNVPKAARIMREEPFGPVAVINPVASLDEAIALAN
                     SVPYGLAGYAFTNRADYIDRLIDEVEVGNLSINTLEASMPETPFGGVKSSGYGREGGTE
                     GLENYMTVKNVWHSARIC"
     gene            complement(5874..7304)
                     /locus_tag="AP8_01866"
                     /gene="araE"
     CDS             complement(7386..8351)
                     /gene="gbpR"
                     /locus_tag="AP8_01867"
                     /inference="ab initio prediction:Prodigal:002006"
                     /inference="similar to AA sequence:UniProtKB:P52661"
                     /codon_start=1
                     /transl_table=11
                     /product="HTH-type transcriptional regulator GbpR"
                     /translation="MVGRHSRIVDRALTRLKLRQLRLLVAVGAHGNIQNAARELGISQP
                     AATKMIQDLELDFEVKLFTRTNRGVVPTVFGETLIRHGKLIFAQVSNAAQELDDLNEGN
                     SGRVVVGTLLAASTSLLPAAIELLLEDRPNVAVKISEGTNEVLMPRLLSGEIDMVVGRL
                     PSHRHRDKIRQEKLFEDRILAIVGPQHPLAERDAVTFAQTKPFGWILPPQETTLRRQAD
                     HFFVGQQQYVPPVAIESVSYLTNRALLQSRDLIGLMPAEVVVQDIENNHLAQLTWEVPF
                     GQGPIGVSFRADDDLSPAGRAFKTALHRAAQSRQTRYPPI"
     gene            complement(7386..8351)
                     /locus_tag="AP8_01867"
                     /gene="gbpR"
     CDS             complement(8354..9127)
                     /gene="nadX"
                     /locus_tag="AP8_01868"
                     /EC_number="1.4.1.21"
                     /inference="ab initio prediction:Prodigal:002006"
                     /inference="similar to AA sequence:UniProtKB:Q9X1X6"
                     /codon_start=1
                     /transl_table=11
                     /product="L-aspartate dehydrogenase"
                     /db_xref="COG:COG1712"
                     /translation="MKIAVIGTGAIAQFVQRMLPEHGHELAAILVRPHRVDPKSPKSIG
                     SVDDLPAGIEMVLDCAGHEALAGLGPDILARGLDIISVSAGALADQQVSDRLDRAARKG
                     GARLHLASGAIGGLDCLSAAAVGPLKSVTYVGRKPPAGWKGSLAEHSLDLGNITAAETH
                     FQGSAREAALAYPKNANVAAAVALAGVGFDNTQVRLIADPTIHKNIHEVEAEGDFGTFQ
                     FRISGTALPDNPRSSALAAMSVLSKLDQLCKPIVL"
     gene            complement(8354..9127)
                     /locus_tag="AP8_01868"
                     /gene="nadX"
     CDS             9274..10227
                     /gene="dapA_1"
                     /locus_tag="AP8_01869"
                     /EC_number="4.3.3.7"
                     /inference="ab initio prediction:Prodigal:002006"
                     /inference="protein motif:HAMAP:MF_00418"
                     /codon_start=1
                     /transl_table=11
                     /product="4-hydroxy-tetrahydrodipicolinate synthase"
                     /translation="MKYSKHDAKAYAREHMTGIWAAALNPFNDDLSLDESGLRANIRHW
                     IDDLDIQGLFVAGKQGEFFSMSIEERKRNFEIAVDECAGKAGVIVSVSDQNMNTALDLA
                     HHAQNCGADYIVLHAPVLSFVQDRGEVLYQYYKRFCDELDIGIAMWSHPDSGYLMQPEE
                     CARIADLPNIVAIKYSVPREMYVKLTHMVGDRIHVSTSAEHEWLDNILELDWKLYLCSS
                     PPYQLQSKVDQRMNEYTRLAFAGKADEARRVFDSLNPVRDAMKRARPAGKPTAFGKYWQ
                     ELLGQVGGRVRPPMLELTEAEKAIIRKAFEESGLRV"
     gene            9274..10227
                     /locus_tag="AP8_01869"
                     /gene="dapA_1"
     CDS             10333..10875
                     /gene="nbaC"
                     /locus_tag="AP8_01870"
                     /EC_number="1.13.11.6"
                     /inference="ab initio prediction:Prodigal:002006"
                     /inference="similar to AA sequence:UniProtKB:Q1LCS4"
                     /codon_start=1
                     /transl_table=11
                     /product="3-hydroxyanthranilate 3,4-dioxygenase"
                     /translation="MSKLKAFNFKAWIDEHRHLLKPPVGNRQVWEDADLMVTVVGGPNK
                     RTDYHDDPVEEFFYQLEGDMVLKIYDGEEFYDVPIREGEVFLLPPHVRHSPQRPQEGSI
                     GLVIEPKRQTGELDAIEWYCFECGSLVHRAEMQLKSIVDDLPPVYQKFYASEQDRTCPN
                     CQAVHPGKEPPEGWVTL"
     gene            10333..10875
                     /locus_tag="AP8_01870"
                     /gene="nbaC"
     CDS             10899..11873
                     /gene="dctP_2"
                     /locus_tag="AP8_01871"
                     /inference="ab initio prediction:Prodigal:002006"
                     /inference="similar to AA sequence:UniProtKB:Q5LSJ5"
                     /codon_start=1
                     /transl_table=11
                     /product="Solute-binding protein"
                     /db_xref="COG:COG1638"
                     /translation="MRHFAKIAASAAALALASVAAHAEEFRLGLITPPPHIWTKAAEAF
                     GAELNEASGGAHSVSVFPARQLGNEAEMLQQLQTGALDMAFMTVAEVSNRAPELGAFYA
                     PYLADDIGHAGRILRSDTAKSMLEPLPGQVGVVGLGYGMAGLRQIVSRGEVSSAEDLSG
                     LKLRITPFTPILDFYNAVGAAPTPMPLPAVYDALANGQVDAIDMDAELIWVLKYYEHAD
                     TIVQSDHMMFPMVGLISAKVWAGLSEEDRAIIAELMAKHVDSTIDAYVENDAKWLEQIE
                     GTGKAYKKVDASFFGDAIEEWNGIWSQKTSSLDALRQTAAETK"
     gene            10899..11873
                     /locus_tag="AP8_01871"
                     /gene="dctP_2"
     CDS             11937..12470
                     /locus_tag="AP8_01872"
                     /inference="ab initio prediction:Prodigal:002006"
                     /codon_start=1
                     /transl_table=11
                     /product="hypothetical protein"
                     /translation="MLYRLSAGLARVELWCAAFLAVCITVLILLNVVTRTAGNALFWVD
                     ELAIYAMVWMTFLGASSALHHRSSVSISIVSDNVPERAKPLIRKGVDVVVFAFSLAMLW
                     FCWRWFLPLDIASSGFDVAAFQGQTFNFIYAEPTLTLGLPKYLFWLVMWLFAVGATLHS
                     TMHLLSAPGKGAQP"
     gene            11937..12470
                     /locus_tag="AP8_01872"
     CDS             12467..13726
                     /gene="siaM_1"
                     /locus_tag="AP8_01873"
                     /inference="ab initio prediction:Prodigal:002006"
                     /inference="similar to AA sequence:UniProtKB:Q9KR66"
                     /codon_start=1
                     /transl_table=11
                     /product="Sialic acid TRAP transporter large permease
                     protein SiaM"
                     /db_xref="COG:COG1593"
                     /translation="MSPIVFLATLLLSVPVAIVLAITAIWYIWESGNTVLYDSFAQKMF
                     GGLENYGLLAIPLFMLTGELMNEGGMTRRLVALARVFVGGFRGGLAYINLLANMFMAAI
                     IGSATAQIAVMSRAMVPAMEEEGYDKGFAAATTAAGGLLAPVIPPSMMFVIFGVLAQIP
                     IGDMFIAGILPGLILAGAFASVITLIGWWQSFPKGHWMTRAEAVQALISAAPALLIPMS
                     IIGGILFGIATPTESAAIASLIAFLVGWLVYGDLKPSNLAQMFKRTAANASMILFMIAA
                     ASVFGWVIIYEEIPQQLAGLITSVTSDPFVFLLIVNLALLLVGMVIDGIAAIILITPIL
                     LPIATGSYDISPYQFGIVACLNLVLGLLTPPVGIGLYIASSMSGTSPGSILKSLWPFLI
                     AVTLVLLLLSYYPSLSTLLI"
     gene            12467..13726
                     /locus_tag="AP8_01873"
                     /gene="siaM_1"
     CDS             13847..14395
                     /gene="resA"
                     /locus_tag="AP8_01874"
                     /inference="ab initio prediction:Prodigal:002006"
                     /inference="protein motif:HAMAP:MF_01319"
                     /codon_start=1
                     /transl_table=11
                     /product="Thiol-disulfide oxidoreductase ResA"
                     /translation="MLLDTPICDFGWEAPDFTLKDPNGQAFKMSDHLQNGLLIAFICNH
                     CPYVKTITDRLAQDTDLLMSKGIGVLAVMSNDYRDYAEDSPPNMLEFARQNGFNFPYLV
                     DEDQSVGKAYGAVCTPDFFGLNADGKLQYRGRLDNLGRGQTGKREPELVNAMLQIAETG
                     QGPQDQIPSMGCSIKWTRG"
     gene            13847..14395
                     /locus_tag="AP8_01874"
                     /gene="resA"
     CDS             14399..14776
                     /locus_tag="AP8_01875"
                     /inference="ab initio prediction:Prodigal:002006"
                     /codon_start=1
                     /transl_table=11
                     /product="hypothetical protein"
                     /translation="MEITSLDHVNLRTTRLDEMIDWYCNLLGMRVGPRPPFPFPGAWLY
                     VEENAFVHLVGVEAEATGSDADLKLEHFAFSATGLDRFEAHLKTNGVSYRRVELTAIDT
                     VQLNVWDPDGNHIHIDFRTDE"
     gene            14399..14776
                     /locus_tag="AP8_01875"
     CDS             14968..18288
                     /locus_tag="AP8_01876"
                     /inference="ab initio prediction:Prodigal:002006"
                     /codon_start=1
                     /transl_table=11
                     /product="hypothetical protein"
                     /translation="MADIDEWLIRNGLSKYVDAFSRHEVELGDLPELSDDDLVTIGLPL
                     GPRRRFLKAIRDETGQAAGSHRAHQEPNIIAERRQLTVMFIDLVGSTAISQKLDPEDLA
                     EVLRLFKETCAAAVAAFDGHIASYYGDGIMVFFGFPHAHEDDPERAIHAGLRIVREIPE
                     LRTHAHLEVRIGIATGLVVVGDLRGEKMFEDGTAMGETPNLAARLQSMADPGTMIVAPT
                     TRELAGDAFEYVRRGTFQLKGFAKEVEAWQVTGTRQTLSRFLAADDARMSSLVGRAQEH
                     ETLQSKWKLARQGQGQVVLVSGEAGIGKSRLIEELRRTIPDAKHRQLRFQCSPFHDASA
                     LYPIIRQLENAAELRAGDSADKKLNKINGVLGDPSEGSLKLAAALLSVPFEDRLGPLDL
                     TPEQIMKQTLDMLVNHVIGMAQETPTLLLFEDAHWIDPTTKTLLDQLVTRIEDARLLMV
                     MSYRTGFDPGWPQSRNLMHVALQQLDFAQVKEIVNDVAKGKTVPDEVHHLIAARSNGVP
                     LFVEEVTKDLLESDLLTERADAYTIDRSTPSATVPKTLHDALMARLDRLSSAKEVAQIG
                     AVIGPQFSYPMIASVSRFDERALRSGLDLLVDAGIVIVSDSEPEETFSYRHALIRDTAY
                     NSLLKRERRTLHARVVQALNSASLHENSAGPEILAHHYTMADMPDEAIEHWYLAGQRAV
                     ERSAGIEAATQLGRALALLEQQEDSVDRDRMETKIQTLRAGVLRSTAGIAADETGAVYA
                     RIRDLCNRLGETEQLFPVLNGLYAYHLVRGEYDLAKDVAAQLLDLSKLTDETHHIMIAH
                     RAMGAVLLHIGQQDAAYAHLRQALHLYDPQQHSRLAYVYGTDHAAITSCFLSMTVWLRG
                     EPDRALEIQHQAISAAQKLNHAHSLAQTLTYLCMLHLLRREPEQVYDVAARLEELATKH
                     TFPFMTLTANVWRCWADAQIKPGPETIRAMRDASEAWWASGAGNYKPVFLTALAEASLK
                     ANDPKAAQRLLDEAREQQVLTNEAWAQPETDRIQALVRSMGTAADDLFTEALETARKQQ
                     ARMFELRTAVDYVQTCDRFGCSPASPPDLGKILAMIVGGAQTRDVARAMSLLNQSKVS"
     gene            14968..18288
                     /locus_tag="AP8_01876"
     CDS             complement(18374..19405)
                     /gene="cuyA_1"
                     /locus_tag="AP8_01877"
                     /EC_number="4.4.1.25"
                     /inference="ab initio prediction:Prodigal:002006"
                     /inference="similar to AA sequence:UniProtKB:A3SQG3"
                     /codon_start=1
                     /transl_table=11
                     /product="L-cysteate sulfo-lyase"
                     /db_xref="COG:COG2515"
                     /translation="MKMKGTWSMIDVALSNYPRARLMTSVTPVERLERLSDQLGLDLWI
                     KRDDLTGLSFGGNKTRQLEFYMGEALRQRADTILITGAVQSNFVRTAAAAAAKLGMSSV
                     LQLEDRVTNMGEYYHRSGNVLLAQLLGAEHIGYPRGEDEAGADGALHERAEDLVAMGRK
                     PYVIHLGIDHPPLGALGYVAGAAELHTQISDFDAAVVPSGSGATHGGFLAGLRLVGQSA
                     PVYGICVRRDQNQQHARLQKVLRRLATMMGFDPALVMEDICTWDGALAPGYGRVGRATR
                     EALTLMARSEGIFLDPVYSAKTFAGLLGLLEQGIIKKGQKVVLLHTGGQPALFGYQDEL
                     QPS"
     gene            complement(18374..19405)
                     /locus_tag="AP8_01877"
                     /gene="cuyA_1"
     CDS             complement(19587..20279)
                     /gene="fixK_1"
                     /locus_tag="AP8_01878"
                     /inference="ab initio prediction:Prodigal:002006"
                     /inference="similar to AA sequence:UniProtKB:P26488"
                     /codon_start=1
                     /transl_table=11
                     /product="Nitrogen fixation regulation protein FixK"
                     /db_xref="COG:COG0664"
                     /translation="MSHEAQKAIARQSLLLRSLPDQHVDTLLRQAIWRQYDRGETIFLQ
                     EEEAKAVHVVLAGWVKLFRISPTGAEAVVSVFTRGESFGEAVALRNVPYPVSAEAVSAC
                     EVMHIPSPVLLSLMKEDPEIGVSILAATFTHLHALVAQLEQLKAQTGAQRVAEFLLNLC
                     DRESGRCEVELPYDKMLIAGRLGMKPESLSRAFSRLKPIGVKINRNHADIADMDDLRNY
                     AESDTSER"
     gene            complement(19587..20279)
                     /locus_tag="AP8_01878"
                     /gene="fixK_1"
     CDS             20467..21690
                     /gene="hemA_2"
                     /locus_tag="AP8_01879"
                     /EC_number="2.3.1.37"
                     /inference="ab initio prediction:Prodigal:002006"
                     /inference="similar to AA sequence:UniProtKB:P18079"
                     /codon_start=1
                     /transl_table=11
                     /product="5-aminolevulinate synthase"
                     /db_xref="COG:COG0156"
                     /translation="MDFERFFSQSLDALKDEGNYRVFIDLQRRCGAFPNARQTDGSIQR
                     DVRIWCSNDYLGMGQHPAVINAMHDALERCGAGAGGTRNISGTTHDHVLLEAELADLHG
                     KEAALLFTSGYVSNWAALGTLAAKIPGLIVFSDALNHASMIEGIRHSRAQKVIWKHNDL
                     ADLETKLAAADPDAPKMIAFESVYSMDGDIAPIKEICDLAEKYGAMTYLDEVHAVGLYG
                     PRGGGIAEREGLMDRLTVIEGTLGKAFGVVGGYIAASAALCDFVRSFASGFIFTTALPP
                     SIAAGAAASIRHLKQSSAERDLQKARVDQVRARLDAEGIPHLPNPSHIIPVMVGDPLKC
                     KFISDTLLEEFGIYIQPINYPTVPKGTERLRITPSPVHTDEDIDHLVGALSALWQRCQI
                     ARIPQAAQ"
     gene            20467..21690
                     /locus_tag="AP8_01879"
                     /gene="hemA_2"
     CDS             complement(21744..22031)
                     /locus_tag="AP8_01880"
                     /inference="ab initio prediction:Prodigal:002006"
                     /codon_start=1
                     /transl_table=11
                     /product="hypothetical protein"
                     /translation="MPQPSSLTNSSRQRSPNSLTQAWLGLLALSVGSALLTLIGAPTAI
                     IAGGILLLALIKARVILKHYLDLENSQSWLRGFTMVLTGFSVVIFALYLI"
     gene            complement(21744..22031)
                     /locus_tag="AP8_01880"
     CDS             complement(22036..22584)
                     /gene="ctaE_1"
                     /locus_tag="AP8_01881"
                     /EC_number="1.9.3.1"
                     /inference="ab initio prediction:Prodigal:002006"
                     /inference="similar to AA sequence:UniProtKB:Q9AEL8"
                     /codon_start=1
                     /transl_table=11
                     /product="Cytochrome c oxidase subunit 3"
                     /db_xref="COG:COG1845"
                     /translation="MSDAPLIDELPGEFLMWVLIISELLVFGAGMIAFMGVRLTDPAGF
                     AEAQSHLHRTGAALNTAVLVTSGYLAAQALHWRRSMQRLRARLALIFAALLGVVFLIIK
                     GTEYADKASQGIGYETHPFFLFYYMLTGFHAAHVLAGVGILLLVSWRDDPSNVEAGAQF
                     WHMVDLVWIMLFPVIYLLG"
     gene            complement(22036..22584)
                     /locus_tag="AP8_01881"
                     /gene="ctaE_1"
     CDS             complement(22581..24503)
                     /locus_tag="AP8_01882"
                     /inference="ab initio prediction:Prodigal:002006"
                     /codon_start=1
                     /transl_table=11
                     /product="hypothetical protein"
                     /translation="MVRIDFEPWEPEETIGKLWHTLASRLDAPQVHVGAAVDLSEVAGR
                     LAVLFRGLGGSPGVELRPVSPEVSRHRLSWRRKLATEVELMPRASFDGEILRLPDRLAV
                     FPAREANGALYVWLAAAAAHAGTRIDEEDPLRADLRALIAARHMVEATLDDAPGLRPLY
                     TELCKGVLYQRDIPSLPPAEAAVEELIRHMLGDPKPLSGQAEHLLALDDDLIAPRGYQP
                     LRPVPLWPELRAVGFSEHNEVENPDTEGPPEESGEKTHRARRRKSDQAERSDSFILHKF
                     EAILSWAEFLNINRRIDDDDPDNAKKAADDQEEIGLGQISKAPPTRLKLHLDLAPEDVN
                     RERLSGRILYPEWDVRTGQYLPDHVNVLLSDADIRDDAAEFGKDPATARRIRAVKRQFE
                     ALRPGRVMTRGHLDGDQLDMEAAVRAQVDRCANGEGTERVWMQSRPEARDLAVSILLDV
                     SRSTESAVTGRAVIDIEREALAALAWGLNACGDDFAIHAFSSLKRQRVYVQRCKRFDEP
                     MGTKVEQRIASLRPGHYTRLGAAIRHCSADLASQSRKRRLLLVITDGKPNDLDHYEGRH
                     GIEDTCMAIREARRAGQSVFGVTIDKTGKSWFPRMFGQGGFAVIPDPHRLTMALPQIYR
                     QLVGG"
     gene            complement(22581..24503)
                     /locus_tag="AP8_01882"
     CDS             complement(24512..25321)
                     /gene="nirQ"
                     /locus_tag="AP8_01883"
                     /inference="ab initio prediction:Prodigal:002006"
                     /inference="similar to AA sequence:UniProtKB:Q02441"
                     /codon_start=1
                     /transl_table=11
                     /product="Denitrification regulatory protein NirQ"
                     /db_xref="COG:COG0714"
                     /translation="MDGSMNLKEGAANAPFYLPQGDECDVFNAAYKNDLPVLLKGPTGC
                     GKTRFVAHMAAKLGRPLYTVACHDDLAAADLIGRYLLKGGETVWVDGPLTRAVREGAIC
                     YLDEVVEARKDVTVVLHPLTDDRRILPIDRTGEELEAAPGFMLVASYNPGYQNILKTLK
                     PSTRQRFISLEFDFPSPQMEAEVVAQESGLPLERCKPLVRLAGKLRGLKGQDLEEGVST
                     RLVVYAATLIAQGMSTDRAILAAMIEPLTDDEDIKRGLLDLVTAVFG"
     gene            complement(24512..25321)
                     /locus_tag="AP8_01883"
                     /gene="nirQ"
     CDS             complement(25327..26694)
                     /gene="norB"
                     /locus_tag="AP8_01884"
                     /EC_number="1.7.2.5"
                     /inference="ab initio prediction:Prodigal:002006"
                     /inference="similar to AA sequence:UniProtKB:P98008"
                     /codon_start=1
                     /transl_table=11
                     /product="Nitric oxide reductase subunit B"
                     /translation="MKYESQKIAYAYFAVAMALFAIQVIGGLLAGFIYVFPNFLSELLP
                     FNIVRMLHTNSLIVWLILGFFGAAYFLIPEEAEREIHSPKLAYLQLIILVVGTLGVVVT
                     YVFNLFEGNWLLGKEGREFLEQPKWVKAGIVVAALIFLYNVSMTVLKGKKTAITNILLL
                     GLWGLALLFLFAFYNPGNLSLDKQYWWYVVHLWVEGVWELIMASILAYLMLKLTGVDRE
                     VVEKWLYVIVAAALFSGILGTGHHYYWIGTPAYWQWIGSIFSSLEVIPFFAMMAFAFVM
                     VWKGRRDHPNKAALLWSLGCATLAFFGAGVWGFLHTLHGVNYYTHGTQITAAHGHLAFY
                     GAYVCLNLAIFSYAMPILKNRDPYNQVLNMGSFWLMTSGMVFMTFVLTFGGTVQTHMQR
                     VVGDYFMDVQDQIAIFYWMRLGSGLVVVLGALLFIYSIWVPRKEVIEPGAAETPAE"
     gene            complement(25327..26694)
                     /locus_tag="AP8_01884"
                     /gene="norB"
     CDS             complement(26711..27160)
                     /gene="norC"
                     /locus_tag="AP8_01885"
                     /inference="ab initio prediction:Prodigal:002006"
                     /inference="similar to AA sequence:UniProtKB:Q52527"
                     /codon_start=1
                     /transl_table=11
                     /product="Nitric oxide reductase subunit C"
                     /db_xref="COG:COG2010"
                     /translation="MRDVMTKSMARNIFYGGSLFFILIFLALSAHSHWYIVNSENAAKL
                     DDSVVRGKHVWEKHACVNCHSILGEGAYFAPEVGNVMTRWGVLDDPESAFESLKGWMEA
                     QPTGIPGRRQMPNFNLSDEELRDLTNFLIWTDNIDAQGWPPNEAG"
     gene            complement(26711..27160)
                     /locus_tag="AP8_01885"
                     /gene="norC"
     CDS             27428..28540
                     /locus_tag="AP8_01886"
                     /inference="ab initio prediction:Prodigal:002006"
                     /codon_start=1
                     /transl_table=11
                     /product="hypothetical protein"
                     /translation="MANYSYIGYTPGVITVNTIGPDTVTLDVNFDPDTDRRLFSVTDAA
                     GGFIQNGGGPPIVDTGDVFNGDRFDNEDGDDLTQTGTITTLDGSTTFLSGPIYLEESYI
                     LSKPGGGTITVYRVEVAGTLGGYITSEPLVPGTTYSMNIVNVTPTNAPDTTDPTTIIDV
                     PCFVAGTLIMTPKGPRTIEDLKVGNAVVTADNGLQHIRWIGTRHLDQAALRARPRLKPI
                     RIQAGSLGDHLPQRDLFVSPQHRMLVRSPIAVRMFDAEEVLVPAHILVGVPGISIADDT
                     CAVTYVHLLFDRHEIIYAEGAPSESLLTGAQALSSVHPDARAEILELFPELDQCNYVPL
                     AARRIPEKGKRARALVHRHIKNERPLIAKR"
     gene            27428..28540
                     /locus_tag="AP8_01886"
     CDS             complement(28559..29755)
                     /locus_tag="AP8_01887"
                     /inference="ab initio prediction:Prodigal:002006"
                     /codon_start=1
                     /transl_table=11
                     /product="hypothetical protein"
                     /translation="MTAVIARVFSEGFRVFFLSAGLYGMFAGVAWGVWLASLDGLMPYM
                     EQSYAMPPVMWHAHEMIFGYATAALGGFFLTAVPNWTGAPEARARFITLVALIWMAGRL
                     AVWFSGVLPPLFVAVVDLSFVPILALKIASQLVRRPKPQNMVFLYLLVLMLASNVMVHL
                     EWMGVTVDTLNTGIRAGLLTLCSMIAILGGRITPAFTRNAMKRAGQPEASWPVSVARLD
                     RATMILALLLPLLVLALDVGPVAGAVALVMGSVQLMRMARWRTGWALRQPILIALHLGL
                     GMLALGLILWGLAAIGMGNEIGALHVLGIGCVGGMTLAVMSRAALGHSGRPLVAPKPMA
                     IAYGLMAVAALVRWLGSDMTGGYMTAMLTADGFWIAAMGLYLFAMWPALTGPRAVQQS"
     gene            complement(28559..29755)
                     /locus_tag="AP8_01887"
     CDS             30001..31677
                     /gene="nirS_1"
                     /locus_tag="AP8_01888"
                     /EC_number="1.7.2.1"
                     /inference="ab initio prediction:Prodigal:002006"
                     /inference="similar to AA sequence:UniProtKB:P24040"
                     /codon_start=1
                     /transl_table=11
                     /product="Nitrite reductase"
                     /translation="MSLGISYNKPGRAFGVGLAMLLGSVAAPTFAEEPTLSEEAFESSK
                     QLYFEQCAGCHGVLRKGATGKNLEPHWKKTAADGTVTEGGTLQLGQERLEKIIAWGTEG
                     GMNNFSDIMTEQEIKDMATYIMMEPPKPPEMSLEQMMATRKVYVEEEDYPTEPLHGRNW
                     ENFFVVIERDVGKVAVIDGDTKEVLTHIPTGYAVHVLKASEHHSLEEPEQPGRFWYTMG
                     RDGKMTKIDLWQTPDKMLVSEVKIAYDARDVAVSGDGKYVIGGGYWPPHFAIVDAQTME
                     PVKVVSTRGVNVDGEYVEEARVAAIYTTPNEPTWIVAVKELGQLWQVDYTDLDNLRIDK
                     IDSAKFLHDGFFDPTGRYFQIAANASNKMVVVDTETHKLEAMIDTAALPHPGPGANWVD
                     PNCGPVAGTTHLGVGTVTVWGNDPENRPDDAWKICYEVETDGPGLFVRTHPNSDYIWAD
                     QTKHPEPEIQQSVQVISKETGEIVKTIQITEDEGSAAVHFEFNADGTEVWVSKWNLSDS
                     KEPNGQIVIFDAKTLEEIGRIEGLYAPTGKFNVYNRSNHVT"
     gene            30001..31677
                     /locus_tag="AP8_01888"
                     /gene="nirS_1"
     CDS             31802..33586
                     /locus_tag="AP8_01889"
                     /inference="ab initio prediction:Prodigal:002006"
                     /codon_start=1
                     /transl_table=11
                     /product="hypothetical protein"
                     /translation="MTSEPEKKKPIWRRYFLWGMPVAGIAGAFAAGIIFWGGFNTAMEA
                     TNTKEFCISCHEMRDFVYEEYTGTIHDVNRSGVGAVCSDCHVPKDWTHKMIRKIKASKE
                     LYGKMVGTINTREKFEAKRVHLAMNEWERMKATDSRECRNCHDFESMMPEFQKPRARQQ
                     HLNAMTVGQTCIDCHKGIAHSDARDRADEEYLEKLEAPNPDFIRPIPPEYLASLEKIEA
                     KEAAEAEAEKAAKKAQQEAVQAQIAAAVDAALEEERAKTSGEDAAAPSGGASDVGSNID
                     WNAVAAADLKLFYPGQASFEWVQNGKFHGGARPLTKGGDQCTTCHAKELDTIGNKIVAG
                     GDLEPTPIPGKRGVIDATVQAAHDDENLYIRLQWPDAGHNPAPFVDGGKMDPDNQIKVA
                     MMITGTGIELGDQVGCWASCHADNTYMPFAPEADAIAANADVTGRLNATDTVTKYISES
                     RTDVEIKGRRGKALGGWDKLKAEEQIEQYLADGTYLDLMRVYADGSATNGYLLEQRVVN
                     DGEIAASAELSGGMWTVVFTRPLNSGAPGDVPLEAGKTYTVGFAIHDDFTAARFHHVTL
                     NTSLALDDDSAFINVVKQ"
     gene            31802..33586
                     /locus_tag="AP8_01889"
     CDS             33642..34043
                     /gene="petE"
                     /locus_tag="AP8_01890"
                     /inference="ab initio prediction:Prodigal:002006"
                     /inference="protein motif:HAMAP:MF_00566"
                     /codon_start=1
                     /transl_table=11
                     /product="Plastocyanin"
                     /translation="MKPLRLLPALLLLAAPAWADETAEICAEAEERYVELFGQPSSAVE
                     DAEVVLMYKYNFCPSELTVKAGTTVRWVNVDKRTSHSVLLKDGSQPESDRLFPEESVEL
                     TFLTPGPQDYLCGPHWETQNMIGMITVEP"
     gene            33642..34043
                     /locus_tag="AP8_01890"
                     /gene="petE"
     CDS             34242..35003
                     /gene="sumT_3"
                     /locus_tag="AP8_01891"
                     /EC_number="2.1.1.107"
                     /inference="ab initio prediction:Prodigal:002006"
                     /inference="similar to AA sequence:UniProtKB:O34744"
                     /codon_start=1
                     /transl_table=11
                     /product="Uroporphyrinogen-III C-methyltransferase"
                     /db_xref="COG:COG0007"
                     /translation="MSGKVFLIGAGPGDPELMTLRALRMLQEADVVVYDRLVSADILNL
                     HAEGARLIPVGKAPKCHTVPQDRINEILLEEASAGHTVARLKGGDPMIFGRGSEEAAYL
                     MARGVAVEYAPGITAAQGASCSTGVPLTHRGLATSVQYVTGHRQADKVLDLDWKRLADP
                     DSTLVVYMGVANIGQIAMGLMTENLPGSTPVLAVGKATTPDERRLVSRLDQLATDVRAA
                     DLKAPTLFIIGKVVSLYAERPVAELLEQAHG"
     gene            34242..35003
                     /locus_tag="AP8_01891"
                     /gene="sumT_3"
     CDS             34957..35379
                     /locus_tag="AP8_01892"
                     /inference="ab initio prediction:Prodigal:002006"
                     /codon_start=1
                     /transl_table=11
                     /product="hypothetical protein"
                     /translation="MPNGLWPSFWNRPMAKLGRRDQGIVQTCTDRSPGRSGWAARTCLT
                     IAVLAATSAFAADVIDPDTLKRLVHQDCGSCHGLSLKGGLGPDLRSETLEHYDADVLTS
                     VILDGIPDTAMPPWRPLISEEEAEWIARYLLEQEAQ"
     gene            34957..35379
                     /locus_tag="AP8_01892"
     CDS             35376..36521
                     /locus_tag="AP8_01893"
                     /inference="ab initio prediction:Prodigal:002006"
                     /codon_start=1
                     /transl_table=11
                     /product="hypothetical protein"
                     /translation="MKHFILGLAATLMITTAQAEPTATGDLGLVIERAKGSVLLVDQSD
                     RAALARIEGLGDLSHASLVYSPDERFAYVFGRDGGLTKIDIVTRQIVNRVVQAGNAIGG
                     AISDDGKLVAVSNYEPGGVRVFNADTLEMVADIPTDSKTIGLVDAPGRRFVFTMWDTGE
                     TWIADFAKGTPEITKIPDMGKNPYDALITANGRTYITGLFGEDGLTALDLWAETPEPIR
                     VLPDYGRGQEEMPVYKMPHLEGWALTGREFVLPAVGHHEVLWIDADTLTETGRTKTHGQ
                     PVFAMARPDGRQVWVNFAHPLNDTIQVIDSVSKQIIHEFKPGPAVLHMEFTPRGHEVWI
                     SVRDANKVMVYDTHSFEKLREIDADSPSGIFFTARAHRTGL"
     gene            35376..36521
                     /locus_tag="AP8_01893"
     CDS             36525..37514
                     /locus_tag="AP8_01894"
                     /inference="ab initio prediction:Prodigal:002006"
                     /codon_start=1
                     /transl_table=11
                     /product="hypothetical protein"
                     /translation="MRHITDPIDRRLLDEFQRDFPITERPFQMLGNALGLDEAEVIHRL
                     SRMRATGRITRVGATITPGAVTASTLAAVAAPEDRLEEVAALIDAEPGVNHNYQREDAW
                     NLWFVATGPDRTHVNDTLARISRSTGLQVLDLRLVRPFNVDLGFRMTGGVKNVPTARKV
                     DASVMREGDRCLLQSLSSGLSLVSEPYAALARSLKRDVTDVMERVEALHAAGIISRLGV
                     IVRHRALGWSANAMVVWDLPAEQIETAGPALAAFPGVTLCYERNPVPDVWPYRLYSMIH
                     ARTRNEALDVLAGAIALPELAGARNKVLFSTRCFKQTGALIQAKEVAA"
     gene            36525..37514
                     /locus_tag="AP8_01894"
     CDS             37511..37960
                     /locus_tag="AP8_01895"
                     /inference="ab initio prediction:Prodigal:002006"
                     /codon_start=1
                     /transl_table=11
                     /product="hypothetical protein"
                     /translation="MTLDQTDRAILNRMQEDLPLTSRPYATVATELGLSEAELLSRLSR
                     MKNDRVITRFGPFFDAAAMGGAFCLCAMAVPDEEFETVLTKVNAHPEVAHNYERTHRLN
                     MWFVLATETPEGIEATADAIERETGIRVLRFPKLQEFFIGFRVAA"
     gene            37511..37960
                     /locus_tag="AP8_01895"
     CDS             37957..38439
                     /locus_tag="AP8_01896"
                     /inference="ab initio prediction:Prodigal:002006"
                     /codon_start=1
                     /transl_table=11
                     /product="hypothetical protein"
                     /translation="MIDATDRQIIESLQGGLPLVVAPYAQVAADLGLSEATLLDRLAAL
                     KARGVIRRIAAAPNHYKLGMTSNGMTVWDVQDDLITELGAHIGALPFVTHCYERPRALP
                     DWPYNLFAMVHGSSRDEVEDKRGQIAAILGSACCGSDILYSTRILKKTGLRLKQKG"
     gene            37957..38439
                     /locus_tag="AP8_01896"
     CDS             38443..39657
                     /gene="pqqE_2"
                     /locus_tag="AP8_01897"
                     /EC_number="1.21.98.4"
                     /inference="ab initio prediction:Prodigal:002006"
                     /inference="similar to AA sequence:UniProtKB:P71517"
                     /codon_start=1
                     /transl_table=11
                     /product="PqqA peptide cyclase"
                     /db_xref="COG:COG0535"
                     /translation="MFRLTEYMHQLVKPTPVRKRRPGPVKPVVIWNLTRRCNLKCRHCY
                     TVSADVAFPGELSHEQAMVTLEDLGQFRVPALILSGGEPLDRFDFFDIAKRARDLVPML
                     ALSTNGTRIYDETADMIADVGFNYVGISLDGIGATNDWFRGVEGAFADALRGVRECKKR
                     GIKVGLRFCLTEGTQHHLPDLLSLCDDEGVDKFYLSHLVYAGRGDKNRGEDAAHQRTRK
                     GLDLLLERAWEAASGGRPLDIVTGNNDADAGYFLNWIRTHFDAEKAAHVRAHLAAWGGN
                     SSGLGVANIDNLGRVHPDTYWSDYTVGNVKTKSFSELWTGDDPMLAMLRTRPRPLKGRC
                     GACELKDVCGGNTRIRALQLTGDPWAEDPACYLSNQEIGVDDAGERLQVTPFRGKSHDP
                     AHQFF"
     gene            38443..39657
                     /locus_tag="AP8_01897"
                     /gene="pqqE_2"
     CDS             39632..41185
                     /gene="nirS_2"
                     /locus_tag="AP8_01898"
                     /EC_number="1.7.2.1"
                     /inference="ab initio prediction:Prodigal:002006"
                     /inference="similar to AA sequence:UniProtKB:P24474"
                     /codon_start=1
                     /transl_table=11
                     /product="Nitrite reductase"
                     /db_xref="COG:COG2010"
                     /translation="MIRRISSFKTLTFGTLCSVLLAGTAWADAQSDYAEHCASCHGENR
                     LGGVGPALIPETLKRMRGPRVAAVIAEGRAATQMPAFSHELDALQIEELAGWLKSPLES
                     DPEWGEAQILASRTLDEEYVPVDAPVWDSDPMNITLVVETGDHHVSVLDGDTFEVLDRF
                     ETPFAVHGGPKFSPDGRYVFIMSRDGWVQKYDIWALKQVGRVRAGLNSRNIAMSGDGKW
                     VAVANYLPNSLTVLSTEDLSVAKVIEVKSKKGLPSRVSAVYQAPPRESFVLALKDVPEI
                     WEVFYGANPPQSGLGHDFRIEGQFKNPDPFPVRKITTADYLDDFFFDQSYEYVMGASRD
                     GKGGQVIDLVIGHKVADLDLPGMPHLGSGITWKHGDTTVMATPHLTDGAVSVIDMESWE
                     TVKRIKTEGPGFFMRSHENSPYVWADVFFGPNKDAMHVIDKQSLEIVKTLRPAPGKTVA
                     HVEFTRDGSHALVSIWEDDGAVIVYDAQTLEEIRRLPMRKPSGKYNVWNKITFSEGTSH
                     "
     gene            39632..41185
                     /locus_tag="AP8_01898"
                     /gene="nirS_2"
     CDS             41142..41405
                     /locus_tag="AP8_01899"
                     /inference="ab initio prediction:Prodigal:002006"
                     /codon_start=1
                     /transl_table=11
                     /product="hypothetical protein"
                     /translation="MSGTRSPSRKEPATEGKWPVWKLAILLYPATALTVAINLFLLGLI
                     LHSVGFGAIEPVPAILWSIPLGIPAAWLAGRWLRGLMDEADG"
     gene            41142..41405
                     /locus_tag="AP8_01899"
     CDS             41495..41959
                     /locus_tag="AP8_01900"
                     /inference="ab initio prediction:Prodigal:002006"
                     /codon_start=1
                     /transl_table=11
                     /product="hypothetical protein"
                     /translation="MPTVRPPHSLFDRVSRAVCGLVGIFLLLLQMLGPVLASPGDSMWI
                     EICSEAGAVWVEVDLEEGTDDPTAPCPKCADCALCAVTTAAPLPDLPLLMQSENVRTVP
                     AAIGDLCILYNSRRLWPETRGPPFATQEESERALRASVASTLATGGAPWS"
     gene            41495..41959
                     /locus_tag="AP8_01900"
     CDS             41950..44127
                     /locus_tag="AP8_01901"
                     /inference="ab initio prediction:Prodigal:002006"
                     /codon_start=1
                     /transl_table=11
                     /product="hypothetical protein"
                     /translation="MVVSRAIHFLLAFTLSCLMAISAHADSLASFLPDIEPADLAPGAD
                     AFGPVRDDVKVAPVLKGGEIIAWAFLTSDFVGTTGYSGKPIHVVAAIDNDAVLTGVQLV
                     KHSEPIVLIGIPNSRMVELTEGYAGLDLKVEAETGGEGHDLDIISGATVTIMVIDDSLV
                     RGGIKVARALGLGGLSPLQADGPKREVDMAQNAVHDWSTLSGDGSIRRLTLDVGQVNAA
                     FEATGDQRAIKRPEPGEPDDTFIDMHMALVSVPSIGKSLLGDAEYQNLVNWLDEGEQAI
                     LVLGRGAYSFKGSGYVRGGIFDRIQLIQGDNSVRFFDKQQVRLGKVAAPDAPSFTELDI
                     FKIPADAEFDPTEPFRLQLLVQRAVGAVEKTFLTFDLGYKLPDRYLLPVAASKVVEDAT
                     GEAAAKAALWQRIWKDRTVEIAVLGVMLLVLTATFFFQFHATMNARVFYWFRIGYLTMT
                     LFFIGWYANAQLSVVNLMALAGSLRTGFSWDAFLLDPLVFIQWFAVAAALLFWGRGAYC
                     GWLCPFGALQELTNKIARAFKVPQWTLPWGLNERLWPAKYMIFLGLFGLSFVSIPLAEK
                     YAEVEPFKTAIILKFMRDWPFVVFALALLGIGLFIERFYCRYLCPLGGALAIPARIRMF
                     DWLRRYKDCGTPCQTCANECPVQAIHPTGEINPNECVTCLHCQVLYQSEDKCPVVIRQL
                     KRRAKTGSVQMKTPLGQPPANHPNAKPQSVS"
     gene            41950..44127
                     /locus_tag="AP8_01901"
     CDS             44142..46049
                     /gene="nosZ"
                     /locus_tag="AP8_01902"
                     /EC_number="1.7.2.4"
                     /inference="ab initio prediction:Prodigal:002006"
                     /inference="similar to AA sequence:UniProtKB:P94127"
                     /codon_start=1
                     /transl_table=11
                     /product="Nitrous-oxide reductase"
                     /translation="MSEHDNKLTVTRRGMLGATATGAVLAGTGLGSTLMTAKQASAAAN
                     ANLEPGELDEYYGFWSSGQTGELRILGFPSMRELMRVPVFNRCSATGWGQTNESLKIMT
                     EGLLPETKEFLAKRGMKTYDNGDLHHPHMSFTDGTYDGRYLFMNDKANTRVARVRCDVM
                     KCDKITEIPNAKAIHGLRPQKFPRTGYVFANGEDETPLVNDGSVLDDPSQYVNIFTALD
                     GDTMEVAWQVIVSGNLDNTDCDYQGKYAFSTSYNSEMGMNLAEMTENELDHVVVFNIAE
                     IEKGIEAGDYQELKGVKVLDGRKGQNKKYTRYIPIPNSPHGINTAPDGKHVCINGKLSP
                     TVSIMDVTKLDALFESDADPRSCIVGEPQLGLGPLHTAYDGQGNAFTTLFLDSQIVKWN
                     IDKAIRAYNGEDVDPIISKVDVHYQPGHNSTSMGETKDADGKWLISMNKFSKDRFLNVG
                     PLKPENEQLIDISSDEMKVVHDGPTFAEPHDSIIVRSDIVNPVNVWDRNDVTWEDARKQ
                     AEADGIDLEEGAEEPIRDGNKVRVYMTSQAPTFSLEKFTVKQGDEVTVYITNLDDVDDV
                     THGFCLGNYGIAMEVAPMATASVTFTADRPGVHWFYCQWFCHALHMEMRGRMLVEPQGA
                     "
     gene            44142..46049
                     /locus_tag="AP8_01902"
                     /gene="nosZ"
     CDS             46053..47309
                     /gene="nosD"
                     /locus_tag="AP8_01903"
                     /inference="ab initio prediction:Prodigal:002006"
                     /inference="similar to AA sequence:UniProtKB:P19843"
                     /codon_start=1
                     /transl_table=11
                     /product="putative ABC transporter binding protein NosD"
                     /translation="MRWPLLIPLLLGSPLWAADWDVPNRAGAINEILAQAADGDTLRLS
                     PGVYAEHLILDRPVTIDGLGQATIDGQGTGSVITVTGPGVTVRGLTVIGSGSSHDGIDS
                     GIQLTKTARAPVIEDNELLGNLYGIDIHGAKDSIVRGNRIEGRQDQRMNDRGNGVYVWN
                     APGARVEDNHIRYGRDGIFVNSSKKNTFTGNLFRDLRFAVHYMYADNSVVSDNVSIGND
                     LGYAVMFTTNVKVADNVSIGDREHGVMLNYANKSQITGNVVIGAKEKCTFLYNSNKNEF
                     TDNWFQGCGIGIHFTAGSERNRIVGNSFIGNRTQVKYVSTKWVEWSEDGRGNYWSDFAA
                     YDVDGNGIADAPYRPNDSMDHVLWTQPAAKLLLGSPAVQLVRWSQSAFPALLPGGVMDS
                     NPLMQAPEPPAMKKVPHDG"
     gene            46053..47309
                     /locus_tag="AP8_01903"
                     /gene="nosD"
     CDS             47299..48192
                     /gene="nosF"
                     /locus_tag="AP8_01904"
                     /inference="ab initio prediction:Prodigal:002006"
                     /inference="similar to AA sequence:UniProtKB:P19844"
                     /codon_start=1
                     /transl_table=11
                     /product="putative ABC transporter ATP-binding protein
                     NosF"
                     /db_xref="COG:COG1131"
                     /translation="MTDKALSIDHVLKDRGKTRVLDDITLSLAPGQRVALLGHNGAGKS
                     TLIKSILGLTPIHGGAIRIGDATPGSAQARRETAYLPEAVSFHPALTGREQLTLFAQLS
                     SAKADVSGLLDRVGLSDALDRRIGTYSKGMRQRLGLAQVLLGQPKVALLDEPTSGLDPI
                     SRQDLYAIIDELAAQGTAVLIASHALTEVEARTDRIAIMRKGRMVADDTLNNLSALAGL
                     PIRLKVRASANPDALAAELGGSRINGASVELLCTPEDKMEALRRIAGLGDAIADLEMTP
                     PKLEDLYRHYAQEDLQ"
     gene            47299..48192
                     /locus_tag="AP8_01904"
                     /gene="nosF"
     CDS             48189..49010
                     /gene="nosY"
                     /locus_tag="AP8_01905"
                     /inference="ab initio prediction:Prodigal:002006"
                     /inference="similar to AA sequence:UniProtKB:P19845"
                     /codon_start=1
                     /transl_table=11
                     /product="putative ABC transporter permease protein NosY"
                     /db_xref="COG:COG1277"
                     /translation="MTRFLAITRTEMLILRRNRWLLVATLIMVLFALALTFAGSAPTGT
                     LGVDMLTVSVASMTTLSVYLAPLLALMISFDAIAGDVDRGSLSLLLSYPAGRGEILLGK
                     FTAHLAALAFAMTVGFGTAGAVAAFFGGAGPESLMALVRLILTSILLGAVFLALGYLLS
                     ALAKGATAAAGMSAGLWLVFVVLYDLGLLGAVVMDKGGSFTQSVFPWVMVANPADAFRL
                     WNIAATEGVAMASGMTGAAQALPVWAAPVSLLIWPVLSFALARLAFRRVEP"
     gene            48189..49010
                     /locus_tag="AP8_01905"
                     /gene="nosY"
     CDS             49007..49522
                     /gene="nosL"
                     /locus_tag="AP8_01906"
                     /inference="ab initio prediction:Prodigal:002006"
                     /inference="similar to AA sequence:UniProtKB:O68481"
                     /codon_start=1
                     /transl_table=11
                     /product="Copper-binding lipoprotein NosL"
                     /translation="MKRLALIALVALAACKEDLAEAPDPVDLTPDALSYFCQMNIAEHG
                     GPKGQIHLEGYPAPLFFAQVRDMVAYLKSPERDADITAVYVSDMGIAPSWRQPGISNWI
                     AADGATFVVGANVAGGMGAREVVPFADPADAQAFIEIYGGTALGLPDIPDTEVLGPVDL
                     ELSLETPV"
     gene            49007..49522
                     /locus_tag="AP8_01906"
                     /gene="nosL"
     CDS             49519..50415
                     /gene="apbE_2"
                     /locus_tag="AP8_01907"
                     /EC_number="2.7.1.180"
                     /inference="ab initio prediction:Prodigal:002006"
                     /inference="similar to AA sequence:UniProtKB:A5F5Y3"
                     /codon_start=1
                     /transl_table=11
                     /product="FAD:protein FMN transferase"
                     /db_xref="COG:COG1477"
                     /translation="MTALSRRRFLIISAACAAATPLAASDARWHGTALGATASLRLVGL
                     TDAEAAPIMAAMETEIARLEDIFSLYRPQSQLSRLNRDGVLTAPAPELLKVLSLSTALH
                     QASGGAFDPSIQPVWAALAAGARPDDLIEVQQAIGWEKVIFDASAIRLPVPGKSALTLN
                     GIAQGAITDRIADLLRAYGLRDVLVNMGEVAALGARGDGAPWKVGLAAPDQTVLKRIEL
                     SDRAVATSSTLATQLGQGVGHIITLDGPSNHDRTVSVSSPKAAIADGLSTALCAASADR
                     AKEILAFFPDARIELNV"
     gene            49519..50415
                     /locus_tag="AP8_01907"
                     /gene="apbE_2"
     CDS             50545..51060
                     /gene="napF"
                     /locus_tag="AP8_01908"
                     /inference="ab initio prediction:Prodigal:002006"
                     /inference="similar to AA sequence:UniProtKB:P0AAL0"
                     /codon_start=1
                     /transl_table=11
                     /product="Ferredoxin-type protein NapF"
                     /db_xref="COG:COG1145"
                     /translation="MSQMTSRRAFLSARVLREDPDAIRPPGAVATGFSDLCTRCEDCAA
                     ACPEDIITFDDAGFPVLDLSAGGCTLCGDCADVCPTPALLTERVAEWPWRARIDDTSCL
                     STNGVSCRLCQDNCEQDAIRFRLQLGGRAEPALETETCIGCGSCSAACPAGAIVMHRPV
                     PHHPEVTQ"
     gene            50545..51060
                     /locus_tag="AP8_01908"
                     /gene="napF"
     CDS             51057..51350
                     /gene="napD"
                     /locus_tag="AP8_01909"
                     /inference="ab initio prediction:Prodigal:002006"
                     /inference="protein motif:HAMAP:MF_02200"
                     /codon_start=1
                     /transl_table=11
                     /product="Chaperone NapD"
                     /translation="MNICGCLVHIAPDYTDAARAAMAETQGVELHAEAEDGRFVVVVED
                     TADKLASDTIMDLHQIPGVISLSLTYHHFEDLAETAPRPDAPSQPSSRRPMQ"
     gene            51057..51350
                     /locus_tag="AP8_01909"
                     /gene="napD"
     CDS             51347..53839
                     /gene="napA_2"
                     /locus_tag="AP8_01910"
                     /EC_number="1.9.6.1"
                     /inference="ab initio prediction:Prodigal:002006"
                     /inference="similar to AA sequence:UniProtKB:P33937"
                     /codon_start=1
                     /transl_table=11
                     /product="Periplasmic nitrate reductase"
                     /db_xref="COG:COG0243"
                     /translation="MTISESRRTFLKASAAAATASAAGIPMAAGQANAQVGAPDIRWDK
                     AACRFCGTGCSVLVGTKDGRVVATQGDPDAPVNRGLNCIKGYFLSKIMYGKDRLTTPLL
                     RKTNGQYDKNGEFEPVSWDEAFDVMAAKWKEALAKKGPTSVGMFGSGQWTVWEGYAAAK
                     MMKAGFRSNNIDPNARHCMASAVVGFMRTFGIDEPMGCYDDLEHADTFVLWGSNMAEMH
                     PILWSRLTDTRLTKPGCEVHVLSTFEHRSFELADNGMVFAPQTDLAILNYIANYIIQNG
                     AVNEEFVKNHVNITKTATDIGYGLRDNNPLQQEAENPNSGKLEPISFEEYAEAVSKYTL
                     EYTSELSGVPADKLERLAQQYADPNRKVMSLWTMGFNQHTRGSWVNSLMYNVHLLVGKI
                     SEPGNSPFSLTGQPSACGTAREVGTFAHRLPADMVVMNDKHREICETAWNVPAGTIPDK
                     PGFHAVLQHRKLKDGDLNAYWVQCTNNMQAAPNINEEGYPGYRNPENFITVSDPYPTVT
                     AVSADLILPTAMWVEKEGAYGNAERRTQFWRQQVKAPGEAKSDLWQVMEFSKRFTVEEV
                     WGEELLAAMPEHRGKTMYDVLFANGSVDKFPLSETAEGFDNDESEHFGFYVQKGLFEEY
                     ANFGRGHAHDLAPFETYHQARGLRWPVVDGKETLYRFREGYDPYVSEGAGVEFYGHKDG
                     KAKIIFAPYEPAAEEPDAEFDLWLCTGRVLEHWHSGSMTRRVPELHRAYPNAVVYMHPQ
                     DAKDRGLRRGQEIVLSTRRGEVTSRVETRGRNKVPRGLVFMPWFDEHQLTNKLTLDATC
                     PLSKETDFKKCACKVERA"
     gene            51347..53839
                     /locus_tag="AP8_01910"
                     /gene="napA_2"
     CDS             53867..54685
                     /gene="napG"
                     /locus_tag="AP8_01911"
                     /inference="ab initio prediction:Prodigal:002006"
                     /inference="similar to AA sequence:UniProtKB:P0AAL3"
                     /codon_start=1
                     /transl_table=11
                     /product="Ferredoxin-type protein NapG"
                     /db_xref="COG:COG1145"
                     /translation="MSLVDKPLSPQRRRFLQDSARAAGGCVVAGSLLAYLARDARALPA
                     DALRPPGALPEKEFLSACIRCGLCVRDCPYDTLKLAELGSDAVATGTPFFIARDVPCEM
                     CDDIPCVAACPTGALDPGLENIDDAEMGVAVLVDQENCLNFLGLRCDVCYRVCPVIDEA
                     ITLETAHNTRSGHHALFIPTIHADRCTGCGMCEKSCVLPEAAIKVLPARLARGSSAEHY
                     RKGWEEKAAKGAPVVEGIIDLPDRLPGPGTDNLAAPGGFAPQYDLPGVGQ"
     gene            53867..54685
                     /locus_tag="AP8_01911"
                     /gene="napG"
     CDS             54682..55599
                     /gene="napH"
                     /locus_tag="AP8_01912"
                     /inference="ab initio prediction:Prodigal:002006"
                     /inference="similar to AA sequence:UniProtKB:P33934"
                     /codon_start=1
                     /transl_table=11
                     /product="Ferredoxin-type protein NapH"
                     /db_xref="COG:COG0348"
                     /translation="MSTRTHMPVGQEAVEGKGWIGAHRFLLMRRASQLFFLVLFLLGPW
                     FGIWIVEGNLAGSLTLGVLPLTDPFILMQSLVAGHWPEVTALIGGLIVLVVYALIGGRV
                     YCSWVCPINPVTDAANWVHRKLDLPKGWQPKRGTRLWILATVLLVSGLSGVIAWELVNP
                     ITMLHRGLVFGMGFVWAMIAAIFVFDVFVSRHGWCGHLCPVGAFYGLIGSKSLLRVSAA
                     NRTACDDCMDCYAVCPENQVISPALKGKPGSSPLILSPDCTNCGRCIDVCAVDVFNFTH
                     RFDDLVVQPSDPVAAPEPRAARPI"
     gene            54682..55599
                     /locus_tag="AP8_01912"
                     /gene="napH"
     CDS             55612..56049
                     /gene="napB"
                     /locus_tag="AP8_01913"
                     /inference="ab initio prediction:Prodigal:002006"
                     /inference="similar to AA sequence:UniProtKB:P0ABL3"
                     /codon_start=1
                     /transl_table=11
                     /product="Periplasmic nitrate reductase, electron transfer
                     subunit"
                     /db_xref="COG:COG3043"
                     /translation="MKRSIVTGGIALLPVVLLSGWAFAQSAQVQTLRGADVDEPIPLDQ
                     IHKNVEGRMQRNYRQQPPLIPHSIEQYQIDVRTNQCLSCHDWSKAGERNAPTLSMTHYL
                     DREGRELDRVAGTRYFCNQCHVPQADAPPLVENVFQPSTGN"
     gene            55612..56049
                     /locus_tag="AP8_01913"
                     /gene="napB"
     CDS             56079..56768
                     /gene="napC"
                     /locus_tag="AP8_01914"
                     /inference="ab initio prediction:Prodigal:002006"
                     /inference="similar to AA sequence:UniProtKB:P0ABL5"
                     /codon_start=1
                     /transl_table=11
                     /product="Cytochrome c-type protein NapC"
                     /db_xref="COG:COG3005"
                     /translation="MADSPEKRSFLGRLWNAIWTPAVMFSSGFLILAGFLAGILFWGGF
                     HWTLELTNTEEFCVSCHTMETNLGEYRETIHYNNHSGVRAICSDCHVPDEWNHKIKAKI
                     MAVKDVYHELVGTISTPEKYEDHRLAMASAVWKKMKASDSRECRNCHNFDYMDFTIQET
                     RAASEHQRAIDNGMTCIDCHQGIAHSLPPNYLETYEKVTAGLEDEVVQEHAAAGDDIRD
                     FLNNSSN"
     gene            56079..56768
                     /locus_tag="AP8_01914"
                     /gene="napC"
     CDS             56782..57039
                     /locus_tag="AP8_01915"
                     /inference="ab initio prediction:Prodigal:002006"
                     /codon_start=1
                     /transl_table=11
                     /product="hypothetical protein"
                     /translation="MLELLGTIGGNVLSLPGILGLALGMMTRKLWLGAALGGAVGVFET
                     LVFAGFRFAHVEPLELIIAIVVGVCAGSLGTAIRIKGATA"
     gene            56782..57039
                     /locus_tag="AP8_01915"
     CDS             complement(57109..57891)
                     /gene="csqR"
                     /locus_tag="AP8_01916"
                     /inference="ab initio prediction:Prodigal:002006"
                     /inference="similar to AA sequence:UniProtKB:P32144"
                     /codon_start=1
                     /transl_table=11
                     /product="HTH-type transcriptional repressor CsqR"
                     /db_xref="COG:COG1349"
                     /translation="MSKYEQDILSTVNLHGRISVMELARILNVSDQTVRRIVKPMVAKG
                     SLSKVHGALVSTQNVLDPPFLARMAQNRAAKVAIADAVAARIPDGSAIAIDTGSTSGFI
                     AQALRARKNLTVVTNSAFIAATLSMEEGNRVFMAGTQLRNHDGAAFDRVAYDVIAGFSA
                     RTAILSASLVHPSKGFMVYDQCEADMARAMSDIADQTFMAVDSTKFNEAQTSPALRLPG
                     LTEKDVLITDRTLPASFQSLPGDAELVIAGVKSQEDSH"
     gene            complement(57109..57891)
                     /locus_tag="AP8_01916"
                     /gene="csqR"
     CDS             58042..60465
                     /gene="abo_6"
                     /locus_tag="AP8_01917"
                     /EC_number="1.5.3.19"
                     /inference="ab initio prediction:Prodigal:002006"
                     /inference="similar to AA sequence:UniProtKB:Q8GAI3"
                     /codon_start=1
                     /transl_table=11
                     /product="4-methylaminobutanoate oxidase
                     (formaldehyde-forming)"
                     /translation="MTTHSVRHLIIGGGIIGCSIAYHLARSGETDVVLLERASLTEGAT
                     WHAAGLVGQLRSSRNTTRMLKRSVALYDRLAEETGMEFDWKKVGSLRLAATKERLLEAK
                     RLATMARSFDLEMEIISAAEAKALFPYVDAKGLEGAAFIPSDGHVDPAGLCQAIASGAR
                     MHGARIRQSVEVTDFEIHNDRITKVMTSEGDYEADTVVLAAGMWSRELAAKLGVVVPAC
                     AVEHQYIVTEPMPDPELVKRLPTLRDPERLVYYKPDAGGRLVIGGYEDNTLPFGDRGIP
                     GAFVRQLLPDNLERFAPLAELAGQVTPVVNTVGIRQVINGPIPYSADGDFVMGWAPELR
                     NLMLATGFLYGIAAGGGAGEMIAEWIVEGRPSLDLWPLDVRRFSPHHATRAFMYPRAVE
                     HYAHHYKMRYPGQEAEAARDLRLSPLHERLKQHGAVFGSKNGWERPLWFAPAGVEPVDQ
                     LDFLSPGWKTYAEQEHKAARDGVVLIDQTSFSKFELIGPGALEALQNLAVSNMDKPDGT
                     VIYTQLCNNRGGVEADITVTRLGRDHFYIVTGSGFGVHDADWIRRHLPRDGRAQLIEMT
                     SARAVINICGPKARDVMQAVAEEDVSNHAFPFATAREITLGTAKVRAIRIGYVGELGWE
                     LHIPTEFALHVYDLLWQVGQSHGIRDIGYRTIESLRLEKGYLYWSADITPDYSPIEAGL
                     GARVHLKSKQGFIGRPVLEAQKATGPERQLCTFITDERLPITGGETILHSGKTVSLACS
                     GGYGFTVGKTVLYGYLPAGLAGGSEFEVEVFGERHPIQHVDGPLYDPANSRLKA"
     gene            58042..60465
                     /locus_tag="AP8_01917"
                     /gene="abo_6"
     CDS             60477..61409
                     /gene="thiK_1"
                     /locus_tag="AP8_01918"
                     /EC_number="2.7.1.89"
                     /inference="ab initio prediction:Prodigal:002006"
                     /inference="protein motif:HAMAP:MF_01604"
                     /codon_start=1
                     /transl_table=11
                     /product="Thiamine kinase"
                     /translation="MQTEPKLEIMQALRNVAGFDTLAESDLRTNRLGGLTNLVYRVEGG
                     PRTVIVRIPGEGTEAYIDRAVEIHNAQVAAKAGVGPAVLWADASSGVMISDCVPDIVTM
                     TPEMFATRPGSAARAGKALRQLHDAPEPFKFRFELFSMINDYMKVVADKNATLPDGYAD
                     VVAEAAPIREVLRDKPGTLVPSHCDPLCENFLDDGQRMWIVDYEYSGMNDALWDLGDLS
                     VEAGLNHEQELEMLTAYFDGPPNEAQIGRMVIYKAMCDLLWTLWGLIQHADENPAEDFW
                     AYATNRFERCKSLMLAPSFAAHVRAVAEE"
     gene            60477..61409
                     /locus_tag="AP8_01918"
                     /gene="thiK_1"
ORIGIN
        1 catgtccgga aacaggcatt gatgcacgaa ctccatgtgg cgatagacac caaccgcgtt
       61 tgcggttgtg gtggtgacca caaagtgatc ttcggccaag cgggcggcag tgccgtcatc
      121 catggctatg ccgtcttcgc gcagcatcaa gccataacgg gttttgccca ccggcagttt
      181 ggcaaagccg ttgcaataga tcttgttgag gaattccgcg gcatccgcgc cctgcacgtc
      241 gattttgccc agcgtggtca cgtcgcagac gccgacaccg ctgcgtacgg ccagaacttc
      301 gcgatccacg gattcgcgcc aatgggtctc accagccttg gggaaccatt gcacacgcag
      361 ccataggccc acctcgacga ataccgcgcc ctgttcttcg gcccattgat ggctgggcgt
      421 cagtcgcgtg ggtttgaatt cttttccgac cgagcgcccg gcccaggccc ccatcgccac
      481 gggcgtgtag ggtggccgga agatggtcgt gccggtttct ggaatgctct tgccggtgat
      541 ctcggccatc acggccagcg cgccgacatt cgcggttttg ccctgatcgg tcgccatgcc
      601 aagggtggta tagcgtttca gatgctcgac actgcggaag ccttcctgtt cggccagttt
      661 gacatccttg acggtcacgt cattctggaa atccagccag gcgcggcctt tgccgggcac
      721 atgccacaac ggggtgatgc ggatctcatc atcctcggct ttcggcaggt cgaccgggca
      781 ggccctgatc cccagcccgt caagcgccgc aagtgccgca ttggtgcccg aggcgatcgc
      841 cccgtggctg gtcaggttgc cagcggcggc accggcgaca ctcataccct tgggcagttc
      901 ggcaggtggg atgaaggctg caagcggttc gaaccattgc gggcggccgc gctgatggca
      961 tgtcagttgc acattcggat tccacccacc cgaaacgccc agaccgctta cttcgatggg
     1021 gcgggtttga ccatcggcca tctgcacggt gatcgatttc agccccaaac ggccctgcgt
     1081 attcgtgacc tgcgccccgg ccagcaattc acattcggca atgcgcggtg catcgtggcg
     1141 cgggtcgatc acggcaacaa cattgatccc ggctttgatc aaatcctgta cggcgcggtg
     1201 tccttcgtca ttgttggtga agatcgccac gcgctggccc ggtgtcacgg cccagcggtt
     1261 tgcataggcc cgcatcgcgc ccgccagcat tatgcccggt cggtcgttgt tttcgaaagc
     1321 aatcggacgt tcggcagagc cggcacaaag caccgtgtgc ttcgcgtaga tgcgccacaa
     1381 aatctggcgt ggtttccccg cctcgggcac cgcaaggtga tccgaggccc gctcaagcgc
     1441 gccgtgaatg ccgtgatcat aggcgccgaa cacggtggtg cgcgtaagaa ggcgcacgtt
     1501 gtccatcgat gccagctctc ccagtgtctg cgcgacccaa tcggcattcg aaatgccctc
     1561 gaaccggtca cagtcagaca acaaacgccc acccatccgg ctgtcttcgt cggccagaat
     1621 gacccgcgcg ccagaccgcg ccgccgtcaa cgccgcgatc aggccggagg gaccggcgcc
     1681 gataaccagg acgtcgcaat gcaaatagcc cttgtcgtag atatccgggt cggcctcctg
     1741 cgtcaggctg cccagaccgg ccgccttgcg gatcatcggc tcatatagct tttcccagaa
     1801 cgccttaggc cacatgaagg tcttgtaata gaaacccgcc gtcaaaaagg gcgagagccg
     1861 atcattgatc gacagcgcat cgaaggcgag cgagggccag cggttctgcg atgtcgcctc
     1921 gagcccgtcg aacagttcga ccgtggtcgc gcgtgtgttg ggctcctgcc tgttgcctgt
     1981 gcgcagctcg accagcgcgt tgggctcttc cgaacccgag gccagcacac cgcgtggacg
     2041 gtggtatttg aacgaacggc caaccaggcg cacgtcattg gccagcagcg ccgaggccag
     2101 cgtatcaccc tgatagcctt cgtaggattt gccatcgaag gtaaaacgca gctttttgga
     2161 ccggtcgatc agaccgccct gcaaacgatt gttctgggtc attttccccg tcccgtcttg
     2221 cgggctacat cccgcgccag ttctgtagcc agaatttcat gggtcagcgt gtcgcgtgtc
     2281 acaaccagcc acgagcggtc gccctgctcg tgaaaccaca gctctcggtg ggttcctgcc
     2341 gggttgtcgc gcaggtagac atagtcgtga aactcggcgg cggccgtgtc ggattgccag
     2401 tcgggccgat tgatcagact cgcgtcgccc agataggtga attcggacgc gtcacgcggg
     2461 ccaagcagtg gatgattgat gatcatgtcc gggcctcctc agtgcaggtt gggctgtgcg
     2521 cccacgcctt tttcgtcaat catctgcccg gttctgaacc ggtccagacg ataggcagat
     2581 gcaacgtcat gcggtcggtc ggtggccatc agatgcgcga aacaaaaacc agatgctggc
     2641 gttgccttga acccgccgta gcaccagcca ccattgaaat agagcccttc aattccggtg
     2701 tgatcaatga acggcgaacc atccatcgac atatccatca cgccgcccca catccgcagc
     2761 aggcgcgcgc gaccgatcat cggcatcagg gacatgccac cttcggccac gtcctcgacc
     2821 acaggcaggt tgccgcgttg tgcataggtg ttgtagccgt cgatatcgcc gccaaagacc
     2881 agaccgccct tgtccgattg gctgacatag aaatgtccgg cgccatacgt gatcaccccg
     2941 tcaagcaccg gtttcagccc ttcggtcaca aaggcctgta gcacgtggct ttcgatcggc
     3001 aggcgcatcc ccgcctgtgc catcacgcga ccggaagacc cggcaaccgc cacgcccacc
     3061 ttcttggcgc cgatgtaacc ccgtgtggtt tcaacgccca gcagttttcc gttttcgatg
     3121 cggaacccgg tgacttcgca attctggatg atgtcgaccc cccgttgatc cgcggcacgg
     3181 gcatagcccc aagcgacacc gtcatgacgc gccgtaccac cgcggcgatg caacagaccg
     3241 cctttgatcg gaaagcgcgc atcgtcaaag ttcaggaacg gatacatggc gcgaacgccc
     3301 tctgcatcca gcagttcggc cccagagccg gtgaacatca tcgcgttgcc acgacgacga
     3361 tacgcgtcac gctgcgcgtc cgtatgacag aggttcagaa taccgcgctg actgaccatc
     3421 gcattatagt tcaggtcctg ttcaagattt tcccacagtt tcagcgacag ctcatagaat
     3481 ggctggttgc catccaacag gtaattggcg cgaatgatcg ttgtattgcg cccgacgttg
     3541 ccgccaccga tccagccttt ttccagaacg gccaccttgg cggcgttgtg ttccttggcc
     3601 agataatatg ccgtcgcaag gccatggccg ccgccgccaa tcacgatgaa atcatagctt
     3661 gattgaggct cgggatcacg ccaagccggt gtccagcccc ggtgcccgtt caaaacctgc
     3721 cgcatgatcg cgagtgccga ataccgcatg aatttgtgtc cttaaccctc agtgcgccga
     3781 agcatcatgt gccgccggaa aagccccagt cacgacgtaa tccgtcacgg agtttatcgg
     3841 ttgcgacaat tttcagaccg gtattgggat tgattggcgc gcgaccgggc aattttccgg
     3901 gtgcccacca tgaccgcagc gttgaggttg caggataaaa agcaacgcac ctggtgcgaa
     3961 gatcagaacc tcaacaattc aatcgaatgc ccggcgggca ggtcttcgat ctcggccggt
     4021 atgatcgcca acccgtctgc ctgcgccagc aaggcaacac ggccactgta ggagggcgcc
     4081 atcagacgta cattgggaag gccacgcggc gaggtaccgt caatctggac cggacgatat
     4141 tcctgccgac ccgcgcgacg ctgcaccggt tcggccagca cggcctgaac aggtacctga
     4201 ggtctgtggc acaagcctgc gcgccgcgcc atcatctgcg acccgattat ctgccatgtc
     4261 acataggctg acaccgggtt gccaggcagg ccaacgtaaa gagcacgccc gcgccgcccg
     4321 aacatgaccg gtttaccggg cttcatcgcc actttcatga catcggtttc gccgccaatc
     4381 gcgctgaaca gccggggcat gtgatcttca tccccgacgg acacgccccc ggtcgtgacg
     4441 atgagatccg aggcaacgca tgcctcgcgc agaacctgtt ccagacgggt cgggtcatcc
     4501 acgaccggtc cccggtcgat cagttcgatc cagggttttt gcaacagcgc cagcagcata
     4561 taacggttcg agttgtagat ttggccgggg tcgaggggtt cgcccggttg acgcagttcg
     4621 ctgcctgtcg aaaagatcgt gaccttcagt tttcgaaaca ccaggacctc accatacccg
     4681 gcggatgcca gggcggccat ctcgcgcggt ccaatttcac agccgcgtcg caggatcgga
     4741 cccccggcac aaagatcttc ccctgcgcgt cggatatgct ggccgggttt cgggcggcgg
     4801 ctgaatcgaa tcctgtcgat caaaagatcg caatcttcct gcatcagcac ggcatcgaat
     4861 tcaggtggca ccggagcgcc cgtgaaaatg cgcaaagcgc tgccttcggg tgcatcatgg
     4921 tcgccgcagt cacccgcagc cacgcgcccg gcgatgggca gctcgaacac cggcccgtca
     4981 cccagatcac cggtgcggat ggcatagcca tccatggccg agttgtcgaa ggcaggcata
     5041 tcaaccttgc tggcgcaatc ctcggccaga acccggccta tagcctgttc cagcggcaaa
     5101 atctcggttt cggcaacagg atcggcgacg gaaagaccgc gttcaagggc gtcctcgaca
     5161 gtcagataca tgtcggcgtg gcggtcacag gcacatccat cagccatttt gaatctccga
     5221 aaatattaag cgtcctgcaa atcccggctg ttcgtccgga tccagattgg gcaggccgtc
     5281 gttgaatttt tccaagtccg agctgggatc agcaacgacc ggcagcgtac ccacgttatg
     5341 ccgaccatgt gcggcgcgac ctgtgccgtc atcgccttct ttcacggacg acaaatcctg
     5401 ctcgggttgg ccgcaaagct cagacacgcg cgcgcagtca gagttcatgc caaaggtgga
     5461 cgttacggtg ggcagcccag ccattctctc gaagccctcg gtatccttgg cagggattgg
     5521 tgcagatagc gtcagccaag tgttcatccg tccctccgga gctcaggcca cccggcggga
     5581 aaccccccgc aggtcagcca aaacgctgat catcaccggc aaaaggacgc gatggttttg
     5641 tcgcacggtc cggccagaaa ttcccggcca atggacagca aggcgggttt actgtcattg
     5701 acataggtca tgatccgcgt tcgggcgtcc catcagaaag ggcacattgt cacgtctttc
     5761 ggttccgcaa gtaatgaaat cacaatcgca gcgctggccc tttggtcgat ttcgaaagga
     5821 aaaaggctgg cttggtcgcg aaaagtcgac aagtgcaggt gtcgggatct ttttcagcag
     5881 atcctggccg aatgccagac gttcttgacc gtcatgtaat tctcaaggcc ttcggttccg
     5941 ccttcccgac catagccact ggatttcacg cccccaaagg gcgtttccgg catggatgct
     6001 tcaagtgtgt tgatcgagag attgccgacc tcgacctcgt cgatcagacg gtcgatgtaa
     6061 tccgcccgat tggtgaaagc gtaccccgcc agcccgtagg gaactgaatt cgccagagcg
     6121 atcgcctcat ccagcgaagc caccgggttg atcaccgcaa ccggtccaaa cggctcttcg
     6181 cgcatgatcc gcgccgcttt aggaacgttc aataacaccg tgggtttaaa gaaatatccc
     6241 cgctcaccca gccgcgatcc acctgtggca agcgttgccc cctgcgccac tgcgtcttca
     6301 accagctctg acaaggctgg cacgcgccgg tcgttggccg ttgggcccat ttcaacggtt
     6361 gcgtcaagcc cattgccgac aactgtggcc ttggccctcg caacaaatcc ggccgcatag
     6421 gcgtcaaaaa tactctcatg cgcgaagaaa cgggttgggg atgtgcagac ctgaccggca
     6481 ttgcgcattt tgcggaccgc gcctgaaacg gccgccgatt gcacatccgt atcttcgcaa
     6541 acgatgaccg gcgcgtggcc acccaactcc ataagcactc gggtgtcgtg ccgggccgcc
     6601 aaagtggtta aatgacgccc gacggttgtc gatccggtga aggccaccaa gcgaacgggg
     6661 tcctgcggga tcagatgacc ggatatctcg gatggttcac cgaacaccaa attcagaacc
     6721 cctgccggca gaccggcatc ttcgaacgct tttgctatgt gcaaagcgcc ggcaggcgtt
     6781 tcttctgccg ctttcaggat cactgaacag cccgaggcca aagcacccgc gattttccgg
     6841 gcaggttggc tcatggggaa gttccacgga gaaaatgccg cgacaacgcc gacaggctgg
     6901 tgatgaactg caaatttgtg accctgcgcc gccggaatga tcctgccata ggtccgcatc
     6961 gcctcgcccg catcccattc aaagaactcg gcgcctcgaa tgacctccag ccgggcctgc
     7021 ttcaaaggct tgccatgctc cagcgtaatg gaatgcgcga tttcttcctg ccgctgacgc
     7081 atgagggctg ccgcccgcag gatcgtatcc gcgcgttccc gcggcgatgt gcggcgccac
     7141 agtcgaaagc cttcgacggc cgcttgcagc gcgtcgtcca ggtctttcgc cgatgcgcaa
     7201 ggcaaccgac cgagttcttc ctcggttgcc gggttgacaa ccgggatatc gcgcccggtt
     7261 tttcgccacg tgccgccaat gaacagcctg agctctggat acatgaaact ggcgcctcca
     7321 tttgccttga tttttgatcg cgcgatgcct cgcatgagtt caagcgcatt gcgcgaatac
     7381 ggatatcaaa ttggcggata tctggtctgt ctgctctgcg ccgcccgatg cagggccgtt
     7441 ttgaaagcgc gcccagcggg cgacagatcg tcgtcggcgc ggaaagacac tccaattggt
     7501 ccctgcccga acggaacctc ccaggtgagc tgggcaagat ggttgttttc gatatcctgg
     7561 acgacgactt cggccggcat aaggccgatc aggtcgcggg attgcagcag cgcccggttc
     7621 gtcaggtagg acacggattc aatggcgacc ggtggcacgt attgctgctg gccgacgaaa
     7681 aaatgatccg cctgacgtcg caacgtggtc tcttgcgggg gaagaatcca gccaaacggc
     7741 ttggtttgcg caaaggtcac ggcgtcccgc tcagcaagcg ggtgttgagg gccgacaatg
     7801 gccaatatcc gatcctcgaa cagtttttcc tgtcgaatct tgtcgcgatg ccggtgcgac
     7861 ggcaggcgtc ctacaaccat gtcgatctca cccgacagca gccggggcat gagcacctcg
     7921 tttgtccctt cgctgatctt gaccgcaacg ttcgggcggt cttccagcag cagttcaatg
     7981 gcggcaggta gcaggctggt tgacgccgca agcagtgttc ccaccacgac acggccggaa
     8041 tttccttcgt tcaggtcgtc cagttcctgc gcggcattgg aaacctgagc aaatatcagt
     8101 ttcccgtgac gtatgagagt ttcgccaaaa accgttggca caacgcctcg gttggtgcgc
     8161 gtgaacagct tgacttcgaa atccagttca agatcctgaa tcatcttggt tgccgctggc
     8221 tgagatattc ccagctcacg cgcagcattc tgaatgtttc catgcgcgcc aactgcaacc
     8281 agcagacgca gctgccgcag cttcaggcgg gtcaaggcgc ggtcaacgat gcgagagtga
     8341 cgcccaacca tggctacagc acaatcggct tgcaaagctg atccagcttg gacagcacac
     8401 tcatggccgc aagcgccgag cttcgcgggt tgtcgggcag cgcggtaccg ctgatccgga
     8461 actgaaacgt gccgaaatcg ccctcggcct cgacctcgtg aatgttcttg tggatcgtcg
     8521 gatcggcgat cagacgaacc tgtgtgttat cgaaccccac gcccgccaag gcgacggcgg
     8581 cggcgacatt tgcgttcttt gggtaagcca gcgccgcctc tcttgcggaa ccttgaaaat
     8641 gggtttcagc cgcggtgata ttgccgaggt caagactgtg ttcggcaagg gatcccttcc
     8701 accccgccgg cggcttgcgc cccacatatg tgacggattt gagcggcccg accgctgcgg
     8761 cgctgagaca gtccagccca cctatggcac cgcttgccag atgcagccgc gccccgccct
     8821 ttcgcgcggc cctgtccagc cgatcactga cctgctgatc cgcaagtgcg ccggcagaga
     8881 cactgatgat atccagccct cgtgccagaa tgtccggacc caaaccggcc agtgcctcgt
     8941 gccccgcgca atccagaacc atttcgattc cggccggcag gtcatcaacc gaaccaattg
     9001 acttgggcga ttttggatca acgcggtgtg gtctgaccag aatggctgcc aactcatgcc
     9061 catgttctgg caacatgcgc tgcacaaact gcgcgattgc gccggttccg atgactgcga
     9121 tcttcatgtc tggaccctag accagcattg aaaaaatctg aattggtaag tttgtggtat
     9181 atttttttca gatatccatt tccctgaaat ggcactggac cgacccgcct ggtgtgtttt
     9241 gttcctgttg aagccacggg gaccacgttg gaaatgaaat actcaaaaca cgacgcgaag
     9301 gcctatgccc gcgaacatat gactgggata tgggcagcgg cactgaaccc gttcaatgat
     9361 gacctgtctc tggatgaatc gggactgcgc gccaacatcc gccattggat cgacgatctg
     9421 gacatccagg gccttttcgt cgccggcaaa cagggcgagt tcttttcgat gagcatcgaa
     9481 gagcgcaagc gcaacttcga aattgccgtt gacgaatgcg caggcaaagc cggtgtcatc
     9541 gtctcggtct cggaccagaa catgaatacg gccttggacc tggcgcatca cgcacagaat
     9601 tgcggcgcgg attacatcgt tctgcacgcg ccggttctga gctttgtgca ggatcgcgga
     9661 gaggttttgt accagtacta caagcgtttt tgtgacgaac tggatatcgg catcgccatg
     9721 tggagccatc cagacagtgg ctatttgatg cagcccgaag aatgcgcccg catcgcggac
     9781 ttacccaata tcgttgcgat aaaatactcg gtcccgcgtg agatgtacgt gaagctgacc
     9841 cacatggtgg gcgacaggat ccatgtctcg acctcggccg aacatgaatg gctggacaac
     9901 atattggaac tggactggaa gttgtatctc tgctcgtccc cgccctatca gctgcaaagc
     9961 aaggttgatc agcggatgaa cgaatacacg cgtctggcct ttgcgggaaa ggccgatgaa
    10021 gcgcggcgtg tctttgacag tctgaacccg gtccgcgacg cgatgaaacg cgcgcgccct
    10081 gcgggcaaac ccactgcatt cggaaagtac tggcaagagt tgctgggtca ggtcggtggc
    10141 cgcgtacgcc cgccgatgct ggaactgacc gaagcggaaa aagcgatcat tcgcaaagca
    10201 tttgaagaaa gcgggctgcg cgtctgagca gggtgaggcc gggcagtata aggaaatcgg
    10261 atagcgagat gctgataatt tctttgcggt catggaaaaa cgcgccaaac tttcagggat
    10321 agggagtggg acatgtcaaa actgaaagcg ttcaacttta aggcctggat cgacgagcat
    10381 cgccatctgc tcaaaccgcc cgtagggaat cgtcaggttt gggaagacgc cgatctgatg
    10441 gtcaccgttg tgggtggccc gaacaagcga accgattacc acgatgaccc ggtggaagaa
    10501 ttcttctacc agcttgaagg cgacatggtg ctgaaaatct atgacggaga ggagttctat
    10561 gatgttccga tccgtgaggg cgaggttttt ctgctgcctc cgcatgtacg ccattcgcca
    10621 cagcgccctc aggaaggctc gatcgggctt gtgattgaac ccaagcgcca gaccggagag
    10681 ctggacgcca tcgaatggta ttgctttgaa tgcggatcac tggtgcatcg agcggaaatg
    10741 cagctaaagt ccatcgttga tgacctgcct ccggtttatc agaagttcta tgcctcggaa
    10801 caagaccgca cctgccccaa ttgtcaggct gtgcacccgg gaaaggaacc gcccgagggc
    10861 tgggtcacgt tgtaaaacaa gatcaaacag gggaagtaat gagacatttc gcaaaaatcg
    10921 ccgcctctgc ggctgcgttg gcactggcgt ctgttgccgc tcacgccgaa gagtttcggt
    10981 taggtctgat cacgccgcca ccgcatatct ggaccaaagc cgccgaagcg tttggggccg
    11041 agttgaatga ggccagtggt ggcgcgcatt cggtatcggt cttcccggcc cgccagttgg
    11101 ggaacgaggc agaaatgctg caacaattgc agaccggcgc gttggacatg gctttcatga
    11161 cggtggccga ggtttccaac cgcgcgcccg agttgggggc gttctatgcg ccctatctgg
    11221 cagatgacat tgggcacgcg gggcgcatcc tgcgatccga tacggccaag tccatgctgg
    11281 aacccttgcc ggggcaggtt ggtgtcgttg gactgggata tgggatggca ggattgcgcc
    11341 agatcgtcag ccggggcgag gtttcctccg ccgaagattt atcaggcctg aaactgcgta
    11401 tcacgccctt cacaccgatt ctggatttct acaacgcggt gggggcagca cccacgccca
    11461 tgcccttgcc tgccgtctat gatgcgctgg ccaatggtca ggttgacgcc atcgacatgg
    11521 atgccgagct gatctgggtt ctgaaatatt atgaacacgc cgacacgatc gtgcagtcgg
    11581 atcacatgat gttcccgatg gtcgggctga tatcggccaa ggtctgggct ggtttgtccg
    11641 aagaagaccg cgcgattatc gcggaactca tggccaaaca tgtggacagc accattgatg
    11701 cctacgtcga aaacgatgcc aaatggctgg agcagatcga gggcactggc aaagcctaca
    11761 aaaaggtcga tgcctcgttc tttggcgacg cgatcgaaga gtggaacggg atctggtccc
    11821 agaagacctc ttcccttgac gctttgcggc agactgcggc agaaacaaaa taacgaaaac
    11881 ggcatgacga aaggggcgca gctcgatcct gcgccctttt tcacgggaga acagcgatgt
    11941 tgtatcggct gtcggcaggc ttggcgcggg tcgagttgtg gtgcgctgcc tttctggcag
    12001 tctgcattac ggttctgatc ttgttgaatg tcgtaacgcg aacggcgggc aacgccctgt
    12061 tctgggttga tgagctggcg atctacgcga tggtctggat gacctttctg ggcgcgtctt
    12121 ccgcattgca ccatcgcagt tctgtgtcga tctccatcgt ttccgacaac gtgcccgaac
    12181 gcgcgaaacc attgatccgc aagggtgtgg acgtggtcgt gtttgctttt tcccttgcga
    12241 tgctgtggtt ctgctggcgc tggttccttc cgctggacat cgccagcagc ggatttgacg
    12301 tggcggcgtt tcaaggtcag acattcaatt tcatctacgc cgagcccacg ctgaccttgg
    12361 gcctgccaaa gtacctgttc tggttggtga tgtggctttt cgcagtgggc gcgacgctac
    12421 attccaccat gcatctgctg agcgccccgg gcaaaggggc acagccatga gccccatcgt
    12481 ctttctggcc actttactac tgtccgtgcc cgtggcgatc gtgctggcaa tcacggccat
    12541 ctggtacatc tgggaaagcg gcaacacggt tctttatgac agcttcgcgc agaaaatgtt
    12601 cggcggtctc gagaattacg gcctgctggc aattcctctg ttcatgttga ccggagaatt
    12661 gatgaacgaa ggcggcatga cccggcgcct tgtcgcgctg gcccgggtgt ttgtcggcgg
    12721 gtttcgcggc gggctggcct atatcaactt gctggcaaac atgttcatgg cggccatcat
    12781 cgggtctgcg acggcgcaga tcgcggtgat gtcgcgcgcc atggtccccg cgatggagga
    12841 ggagggctat gacaagggtt tcgccgctgc cacgacggcc gcgggcgggc tgctggctcc
    12901 ggtcatcccg ccgtcgatga tgtttgtcat cttcggtgtt ctggctcaga tcccgattgg
    12961 tgacatgttc attgcaggaa tcctgcccgg tttgatcctt gccggggcgt ttgcatcggt
    13021 catcaccctg atcgggtggt ggcagagctt tccgaaaggg cattggatga cgcgtgccga
    13081 agccgtccag gccttgatca gcgcggcccc tgccctgctg attccgatgt cgatcatagg
    13141 cggcattctg ttcgggatcg ccacaccgac cgaatccgct gcaatcgcgt ccctgatcgc
    13201 gtttctggtg ggctggttgg tttacgggga cctgaagccg agcaacctgg cacagatgtt
    13261 caaacgcacg gcggccaatg cgtcgatgat cctgttcatg atcgcggccg ccagcgtgtt
    13321 cggctgggtc atcatctatg aggaaatacc gcagcaactg gctgggttaa tcacctcggt
    13381 cacctcggac ccgttcgtgt tcctgctgat cgttaacctt gcgcttttgc tggttggaat
    13441 ggtgatcgat ggcatcgccg cgatcatcct gatcactccg atcctgctgc cgattgcaac
    13501 cggttcatac gatatcagcc cctatcagtt cggcattgtt gcctgcctga accttgtgct
    13561 tgggctgctg acgcccccag tcgggatcgg attgtacatc gcctcgtcca tgagcggcac
    13621 atcgcccggt tcaatcctga aatcgctttg gcctttcctg atcgcagtaa ctttggtgtt
    13681 gcttctgcta agctattacc caagcctgtc aacgctgctg atctgaacca gatacgtttg
    13741 caggcgcatt ccgtcgcaaa catcgtgccg gaaatcacgc tctacttgtt tgcgcccgta
    13801 agctaagctg gcctgaacat gccaactggt cacaaaaagg acaatcatgc tgctcgacac
    13861 tccgatctgc gatttcggtt gggaagcccc ggacttcacg ctcaaggacc cgaacggtca
    13921 ggccttcaag atgtccgatc acctgcaaaa cgggttgcta atcgccttca tctgcaatca
    13981 ttgcccctat gtcaaaacga tcacggaccg gcttgcccag gacacggacc tgctgatgtc
    14041 caaggggatc ggcgtgttgg cggtcatgtc gaacgactat cgcgattacg ccgaagattc
    14101 gccgccaaac atgttggaat tcgcacggca gaacggcttc aactttccat atctcgtgga
    14161 cgaggatcaa tccgtaggaa aggcttatgg tgctgtctgc actccggatt tcttcggatt
    14221 gaatgcggat ggaaagttgc agtaccgggg ccgtctggac aatctgggcc gcggccagac
    14281 aggcaagcgc gaaccagaac tggtcaatgc gatgctgcaa attgccgaga ccgggcaagg
    14341 cccccaggac cagattccat caatgggatg ttcgatcaaa tggacccgag gctaggccat
    14401 ggagatcacg tcactggatc atgtcaacct ccgcaccacg cgtttggacg agatgatcga
    14461 ttggtactgc aacttgctgg ggatgcgggt cgggccacgc ccgcccttcc cttttcccgg
    14521 agcctggctt tatgtcgaag aaaacgcttt cgtgcatctg gtcggtgtcg aggccgaggc
    14581 cacgggttcg gacgcagacc taaagcttga gcatttcgct ttttcggcga cagggttgga
    14641 tcggttcgaa gcgcatctta aaacaaatgg cgtctcctat cgccgtgtag aactgacggc
    14701 gatcgacacc gttcagttga acgtctggga tccggacggc aatcacattc acatcgattt
    14761 tcggaccgac gaatagagat ggcaggctcc gatacagttt cgtgcaatga aatttcctca
    14821 cccttaaatt gaacacttga ccggaattcg cgggtcgtcc ttgatagaac tgtgttttcc
    14881 cggactatgc ccggggctgg tccttttaac catagggaaa tggggaatgc ttggatccgc
    14941 ctggttgcgg tcatgcatgg tggtcaaatg gctgacattg atgaatggct gatccgaaac
    15001 ggcttgtcca aatatgtcga tgccttctcc cggcacgagg tcgaactggg tgatctgccg
    15061 gaactgagcg acgatgacct tgtcacgatc ggcctgcccc ttggacccag acgccgcttt
    15121 ctgaaagcaa tacgggatga aaccgggcag gctgcgggat cacatcgcgc gcatcaagaa
    15181 cccaacatca ttgcagagcg cagacagctg acggtcatgt tcattgatct tgttggatcg
    15241 acggcgatat cgcaaaagct ggatcctgaa gatctggccg aggttctgag gctgttcaaa
    15301 gagacctgcg ccgctgctgt cgccgctttt gacgggcata tcgccagtta ctatggcgac
    15361 ggtatcatgg tgttttttgg ctttccgcat gcgcatgaag acgacccgga acgcgccatt
    15421 catgcaggtc ttcggatcgt tcgcgaaatt ccggaactcc gcacgcatgc acatcttgaa
    15481 gtccgcatag ggatcgcgac cggcctggtt gtcgtcggtg acctgcgtgg agagaagatg
    15541 ttcgaggatg gcaccgccat gggcgagacc ccgaacctgg ccgcacggct tcaatcgatg
    15601 gctgatccgg ggacaatgat cgtcgcgccg acgacgcggg aactggcggg tgatgcgttc
    15661 gaatatgtgc gccggggcac gtttcaattg aaaggctttg ccaaagaggt cgaagcctgg
    15721 caagtcaccg gcacgcgcca gactctcagc cgttttcttg cggcagacga cgcccggatg
    15781 agttcattgg tcgggcgcgc gcaggagcat gaaacccttc aaagcaagtg gaagctggcc
    15841 cgtcagggtc aaggtcaggt ggtgctggtc tcgggcgagg cgggcatagg aaagtccagg
    15901 ctgatcgaag agcttcgccg cacgatcccg gatgcaaaac accgacagct tcgatttcag
    15961 tgttcgccct ttcatgacgc aagcgcgttg tatccgatca tacgccagct tgaaaacgcg
    16021 gccgaacttc gggccggtga cagtgcggac aaaaaattga acaagatcaa cggcgttctg
    16081 ggcgatcctt ctgaagggtc actgaaactg gctgcggcac tgttgtcggt cccgtttgaa
    16141 gacaggcttg gcccgctgga tctgacccct gagcagatca tgaagcagac gctggacatg
    16201 ctggtcaacc atgtgatcgg catggcgcag gaaaccccga ccctgttgct gtttgaagat
    16261 gcacattgga tcgatccaac gacaaagact ctgcttgatc agcttgtaac ccggatagag
    16321 gacgcgcgcc tgctgatggt catgagctat cggacaggct ttgatccggg ttggccacaa
    16381 tcacgcaacc tgatgcacgt cgcgcttcaa caactggatt tcgcgcaggt caaagagatc
    16441 gtgaacgatg ttgccaaggg caagaccgtc cctgacgaag ttcaccatct gattgccgcc
    16501 agatccaacg gtgtcccgct gttcgtagaa gaggtgacga aggatctgct ggaatccgat
    16561 cttctgaccg aacgcgccga cgcctatacg atcgaccggt ccacgccatc agccactgtg
    16621 ccgaagacac tgcatgatgc cttgatggct cgtcttgatc gactgagctc ggccaaggaa
    16681 gtggcacaga tcggcgctgt cattggcccg caattctctt atccgatgat tgcaagcgtg
    16741 tcccgttttg atgaacgggc gttgcgttcc ggtctggatt tgctggtgga tgccgggatc
    16801 gtgatcgttt cagactcaga gcccgaggaa acgttcagtt atcgtcacgc tctcattcgc
    16861 gacaccgctt acaacagcct gctgaaacgc gagaggcgaa cgctgcatgc gcgtgtggtc
    16921 caagcactga actctgcctc gttgcacgaa aattctgccg gtccggaaat tctggctcat
    16981 cactacacga tggcagatat gccggacgaa gcgatagaac actggtatct ggccgggcaa
    17041 cgtgccgttg aacgctcggc cgggattgaa gcagccactc agctggggcg tgcgttggcg
    17101 ttgcttgaac agcaggaaga ctcggttgac cgcgaccgca tggaaaccaa gatccagacc
    17161 ttgcgggccg gcgttctgcg ctcgaccgct ggcatcgcgg ccgatgaaac gggggcggtg
    17221 tatgcccgga tccgcgacct gtgcaatcgg ctgggcgaaa ccgaacaatt gttccctgtg
    17281 ctcaatggtc tctatgcgta tcatctggtc cgcggcgaat acgaccttgc caaggacgtc
    17341 gcggcgcagt tgctggacct gtccaagctg accgacgaaa cgcatcacat aatgattgcc
    17401 catcgggcca tgggtgccgt cttgttgcat attgggcagc aggacgccgc ctatgcacat
    17461 ctgcgacaag cgttgcactt gtatgatcct cagcagcaca gccgtcttgc ctatgtctac
    17521 ggcacggatc atgctgccat tacatcctgc ttcctgagca tgacggtctg gttgcgcgga
    17581 gaacccgacc gcgcgctcga gatccagcat caggcgatct cggcggcgca gaaactcaat
    17641 cacgctcata gcctggcaca gacgctgaca tatctgtgta tgttgcacct gttgcggcgt
    17701 gaacctgaac aggtttacga cgttgccgcg cgccttgagg aactggcaac caaacacacc
    17761 ttccccttca tgacactgac ggcgaatgtc tggcggtgtt gggcggacgc gcagatcaag
    17821 ccaggcccgg aaacgatccg agcaatgcgc gacgcgtccg aagcctggtg ggccagcggg
    17881 gccggaaact acaaaccggt gttcctgacg gcccttgctg aagcttcatt gaaggcgaac
    17941 gacccgaagg cggctcagcg cctgctggat gaagcccgtg aacaacaggt tctgaccaat
    18001 gaagcctggg ctcagcccga gacggatcgg atacaggcgt tggtgcgctc catgggcact
    18061 gccgcagatg atctgttcac ggaggctctt gaaaccgcac gcaaacagca ggcaagaatg
    18121 ttcgaactgc gcacagcggt ggattacgtg caaacctgcg accgctttgg ctgctcaccg
    18181 gcctcgccgc cggatcttgg aaagattctg gctatgatcg ttggcggcgc gcagacccgc
    18241 gatgtcgcgc gggccatgtc tttgctcaat caatcgaaag tgtcgtagag tacttacccg
    18301 gccagttctg cgggcaacac ctttccgttc atcctgtcgc cccgcaggac caaaggcaaa
    18361 atgctgcgct gtttcaactc ggttgcaact cgtcctggta tccgaacaac gcaggttgac
    18421 cacccgtgtg cagcagaaca actttctgac cttttttgat gatgccttgt tcaagcagtc
    18481 caagaagccc cgcaaaggtt ttggcagaat aaacagggtc aagaaagatg ccttcggagc
    18541 gcgccatcag ggtcaacgcc tcgcgggttg ctcgaccgac ccgcccatat ccgggtgcca
    18601 aagcgccgtc ccaggtacag atgtcttcca tgaccaaagc agggtcgaaa cccatcatgg
    18661 tcgccaatcg cctcaggacc ttttgcagac gcgcgtgctg ctggttctga tcgcgacgca
    18721 cgcatatgcc gtagaccggc gcagactgcc cgactaaacg caatccggcc aggaacccgc
    18781 catgggttgc cccgcttcca gacggcacca ctgcggcgtc gaaatcgctg atctgagtat
    18841 gcaactcggc cgcccccgcc acatagccca atgcccccag cggagggtga tcgatgccca
    18901 gatggatcac gtatggtttt cgacccatag caaccagatc ctcggcacgt tcgtgaagag
    18961 cgccgtcagc gcccgcctcg tcctcacccc tgggatagcc aatatgttcc gcccccagaa
    19021 gctgtgccag aagaacattt ccggatcgat ggtagtattc gcccatattc gtcacgcggt
    19081 cctccaattg aagaacggat gacattccca gctttgccgc cgcagctgcc gcagtgcgca
    19141 cgaaattgga ttgcacggca cctgtgatca ggatggtgtc cgcccgctgc ctcagcgcct
    19201 cgcccatata aaattccagc tggcgggtct tgtttccgcc gaagctgagc ccggtcaggt
    19261 cgtcgcgctt gatccacagg tccagcccca gttggtcaga aagacgctca agccgttcga
    19321 ccggtgtgac cgatgtcatc aaccttgcgc ggggatagtt tgaaagcgct acgtctatca
    19381 tggaccaggt gcccttcatt ttcatgcaaa agactcgtgc cgatggatgg cactgctgat
    19441 caggatagtg aggttttgga aagcgtggaa gacagccggt cacgcgcaaa agcgtccgac
    19501 tggagccccc gttgaagcgg gccagtttcg gatcacgggc tttccgtgaa tttgcaacgt
    19561 caaagggtcc ggtcgacggt gatcaatcac ctctcgctgg tgtcgctttc ggcgtagttg
    19621 cgcaaatcgt ccatgtcggc gatatccgcg tggttcctgt tgatcttgac gccaatgggt
    19681 ttcaaccgcg aaaacgcgcg gctcaggctt tcgggcttca tccccagacg tccggcgatc
    19741 agcatcttgt cgtaaggcag ttccacctcg cagcgaccgg actcgcgatc gcacaggttc
    19801 aacagaaact ctgcaacgcg ttgcgccccg gtttgcgcct tcaattgctc cagctgcgcc
    19861 accagagcat gcagatgcgt gaacgtcgca gccagaattg aaacgccgat ttccgggtct
    19921 tccttcatca gggacagcaa caccgggctg ggaatatgca tcacttcaca ggctgagacg
    19981 gcttcggcgg acacgggata cggcacgttg cgcagcgcaa cggcctcacc gaagctttct
    20041 ccgcgggtga aaacgctcac caccgcttct gccccggtcg gagagatacg gaacagcttg
    20101 acccaacccg ccagcacgac gtgcacggcc ttggcttctt cctcttgcag aaagatcgtc
    20161 tcgccacggt catattgccg ccaaatcgct tgccgcagca atgtatccac atgctgatcc
    20221 ggcaagctgc gcagaagcag agactgccgc gcaatcgcct tttgtgcctc gtgtgacatg
    20281 aaggcactcc cttcttcatc cagtccgggc gatggcccgg gatatcatcc ccaatgccct
    20341 gctatgccaa agccggcgtg gcagtgccag cctttttctt gaagatcaac ttgacaattg
    20401 tcatgtcacg gggcccgtcg ctgtcctagg ttcggttcac agccagttat ccggggagca
    20461 tgtcagatgg atttcgagcg atttttcagc cagagcctcg acgctttgaa agatgaaggg
    20521 aactatcggg ttttcatcga cttgcagcga cgttgcggag ccttcccgaa cgctcgccag
    20581 accgatggtt cgatccagcg ggatgtgcgt atctggtgct cgaatgacta ccttggaatg
    20641 gggcaacacc ctgcggtcat caacgccatg cacgatgcgc tggagcgttg tggcgccggt
    20701 gcgggcggaa cgcgcaacat ttcgggcacg acgcatgacc acgttctgct tgaggcagaa
    20761 ttggcagatc tccatggcaa agaggccgct ttgctgttca cctcgggcta tgtatcaaac
    20821 tgggccgctc tgggaacgct ggctgcgaag atccccggtc tgatcgtttt ctctgatgcg
    20881 ctgaaccatg cctcgatgat cgaaggcatc cgccactcac gggcgcagaa ggtgatatgg
    20941 aaacataacg accttgcgga tctggagacc aaactggccg ccgccgaccc cgacgcgccc
    21001 aagatgatcg cctttgaatc cgtctattcc atggatggtg atatcgcgcc gatcaaggaa
    21061 atctgcgacc tggccgagaa atacggcgcg atgacctatc tggacgaagt tcacgccgtc
    21121 ggcctctatg gcccgcgcgg tggtggcatt gccgagcgtg agggcctgat ggatcgcctg
    21181 accgtgatcg aaggcacgct gggcaaggcc ttcggcgtgg ttggcggcta catcgcagcc
    21241 tccgcagcgc tgtgcgattt cgttcgcagt tttgccagcg gcttcatctt caccacggcc
    21301 ctgccgcctt cgatcgcggc cggtgctgcc gcatctatcc ggcatctgaa acagtcaagc
    21361 gccgagcgtg atctgcaaaa agcccgtgtg gatcaggtgc gcgcccgtct ggatgcggaa
    21421 gggataccgc atctgccgaa ccccagccat atcatcccgg tgatggtggg cgacccgctg
    21481 aagtgcaagt tcatctcgga tacgcttctt gaagaattcg gcatctatat ccagccgatc
    21541 aactatccca ctgtccccaa aggcaccgaa cgtttgcgga tcacgccgtc cccggtccac
    21601 acagatgagg acatcgatca tctggtcggt gctttgtcag cgctctggca gcgttgtcag
    21661 atcgcgcgga tcccacaggc cgctcagtaa tcagaccccc ctttgcttga cttatgccgc
    21721 ctctcggggc ggcatttttt gcctcagatc aggtagagcg caaagatcac tactgaaaat
    21781 cccgtcaaca ccatggtgaa cccacgcagc cagctttggc tgttctccaa atccagatag
    21841 tgtttcagga tcacgcgagc cttgatcagc gccaacaaca ggataccgcc agcaatgatc
    21901 gcggtcggtg ccccaatcaa ggtcagcagc gcggatccca cgctgagtgc caaaagccca
    21961 agccacgcct gggtcagaga gttcggcgac ctctgacgtg aactgttcgt caaagatgaa
    22021 ggttggggca tccgactatc ccagcagata gatcactgga aacagcatga tccagaccag
    22081 gtccaccatg tgccagaact gcgcgcccgc ttcgacgtta ctggggtcgt cgcgccagga
    22141 caccagcaac agaattccaa ccccggcgag gacatgcgcg gcatgaaagc cggtcagcat
    22201 atagtagaac agaaagaatg gatgcgtttc gtatcctatc ccctgagacg ccttgtcggc
    22261 gtattccgta cccttgatga tcaggaacac gacacccaga agcgcggcaa agatcaacgc
    22321 caaacgggcc cgcaaacgtt gcatgctccg ccgccaatgc aacgcctgtg cggccagata
    22381 gccggatgtc accaataccg ccgtgttcaa ggccgcaccc gtgcgatgca gatgcgactg
    22441 cgcctcggca aagcccgccg gatcggtcag acgtaccccc atgaaggcga tcatccccgc
    22501 gccaaagacc agcagttccg aaatgatcag aacccacatc aggaactcgc ccggcagttc
    22561 gtcgatcaga ggggcatcac tcatccgccg accaactggc gatagatctg cggcagggcc
    22621 atggtcaggc gatgcggatc tggaatgacg gcgaaaccgc cctgcccgaa catgcgcgga
    22681 aaccagcttt tgccggtttt atcgatggta acgccgaaca ccgactgtcc ggcccggcgc
    22741 gcctcgcgta tggccatgca ggtatcttcg atgccgtggc gcccctcgta gtgatccagg
    22801 tcgtttggct ttccgtcggt aatgaccagc agcaatcggc gcttgcggga ctggctggcc
    22861 agatctgctg aacagtgtcg gattgccgcg cccaaccttg tataatgtcc ggggcgcagc
    22921 gacgcgatgc gctgttcaac tttggttccc atcggttcgt caaaccgttt gcaacgctgc
    22981 acatagacgc gctgacgctt gagggagctg aacgcatgaa tggcgaaatc gtcaccgcaa
    23041 gcattcaggc cccaggccaa ggccgccagc gcctcgcgtt cgatatcgat cacggcgcgg
    23101 cctgtgaccg cgctttcggt ggatcggctg acatccagaa ggattgacac cgccagatcg
    23161 cgggcctcgg ggcgggattg catccagacg cgttccgtcc cttcaccatt tgcgcagcgg
    23221 tcaacctgcg cccgaacggc ggcttccata tccagctggt ccccgtccag atggccccgg
    23281 gtcatcacgc gccccgggcg cagtgcctcg aattggcgct tgacggcacg aatgcgccgc
    23341 gcagtggccg gatccttgcc gaactcggca gcatcgtcgc ggatatcggc atccgaaagc
    23401 agaacgttca catgatccgg caggtattga cccgtccgca cgtcccattc gggatataga
    23461 atacggcctg acaggcgttc gcggttgacg tcttcgggcg ccagatcaag gtgaagcttc
    23521 aacctggtag gcggcgcctt tgagatctga ccaagaccga tctcttcctg atcgtcagcc
    23581 gccttcttgg cgttgtcggg atcgtcgtca tcgatgcggc ggttgatatt cagaaactcg
    23641 gcccaactga ggatggcttc gaacttgtgc agaatgaaac tgtcgctgcg ctcggcctga
    23701 tccgatttgc ggcgccgggc acggtgtgtc ttttcgccag attcctctgg cgggccttcg
    23761 gtatcggggt tttcaacctc gttgtgttcc gagaacccaa ctgcgcgcaa ctccggccac
    23821 aggggaaccg ggcgcaacgg ctgatagccg cgcggggcga tcaggtcgtc gtcaagtgcc
    23881 agaaggtgct cggcctgacc cgacaggggc ttgggatcgc ccagcatatg acggatcagt
    23941 tcttcgaccg cggcctcggc aggcggcagg ctggggatgt cgcgctgata cagcacaccc
    24001 ttgcacagct cggtatacag cggacgcaag cctggcgcat cgtccagagt cgcctcgacc
    24061 atatgccggg cggcgatcaa ggcacgcagg tcggcacgca gaggatcttc ttcgtcaatt
    24121 cgggttccgg catgggccgc ggcggcggcc aaccagacat agagcgcgcc gtttgcctcg
    24181 cgcgcgggga atactgccag acggtcgggc agacgcaaaa tctctccgtc gaacgaggcg
    24241 cgcggcatca attccacttc ggttgcaagt ttgcggcgcc aactcaggcg gtggcgcgaa
    24301 acctcgggtg agaccgggcg caattcaacg cccggactac ccccaagccc ccgaaagagg
    24361 actgccagcc gccccgcgac ctcggaaagg tcgaccgcgg ctccaacatg cacctggggt
    24421 gcatcgaggc ggctggcaag ggtgtgccac agtttcccga tggtttcttc gggttcccat
    24481 ggctcaaagt cgatcctgac catcgccggc ctcacccaaa gacggcggtg acaagatcga
    24541 ggagcccgcg tttgatatcc tcgtcatcgg tcagaggttc gatcatggcg gcaaggatgg
    24601 cgcggtcggt ggacatgccc tgcgcgatca gcgtcgcagc atagacgacc agccgggtgg
    24661 acacgccttc ctcgaggtcc tgacccttga gcccgcgcag cttgcccgcc aaccgcacca
    24721 gcggcttaca gcgttccagc ggcaggccgc tttcctgcgc gaccacttcg gcttccatct
    24781 gaggcgaggg aaagtcgaac tccaacgaga tgaaccgttg gcgggtcgaa ggtttcaggg
    24841 ttttcaagat gttctgatag ccggggttgt aggacgccac cagcatgaaa ccgggcgcgg
    24901 cctcaagctc ttccccggtg cggtcgatcg gcaggatgcg ccgatcgtcg gtcagcgggt
    24961 gcagcaccac ggtcacgtcc ttgcgggcct cgaccacctc gtcgagatag cagatcgcac
    25021 cttcgcgcac cgcgcgggtc agggggccat cgacccagac ggtttcgccg cccttcagca
    25081 gatagcgccc gatcaggtcg gcggcagcga gatcgtcgtg gcaggccact gtataaagcg
    25141 ggcggccaag cttcgcggcc atatgggcga caaaccgggt cttgccgcaa cccgtcgggc
    25201 ctttcagcag aaccggcagg tcgtttttgt aagcggcgtt gaagacgtcg cactcatcgc
    25261 cctggggcag gtagaagggg gcgtttgccg ccccctcttt caggttcatg gagccatcca
    25321 tatccatcac tccgcagggg tttcagccgc gccgggttcg atgacctctt tgcggggaac
    25381 ccagatcgaa tagatgaaca gcagcgcccc gaggacaacg accagaccag agccaagacg
    25441 catccagtag aagatcgcga tctggtcctg tacgtccatg aagtagtctc cgaccacgcg
    25501 ctgcatatgt gtctgcacgg tgccgccgaa ggtcaacacg aaggtcatga agaccatgcc
    25561 gctggtcatc agccagaacg agcccatgtt cagaacctga ttgtagggat cacggttctt
    25621 caggatcggc atcgcatagc tgaagatcgc caggttgagg cagacatagg cgccgtagaa
    25681 ggccaggtga ccgtgggctg cggtgatctg cgtgccgtgg gtatagtagt tcaccccgtg
    25741 cagcgtgtgc aggaagcccc agacaccggc accgaagaac gcaagcgtag cacagcccag
    25801 cgaccacagc agcgcggcct tgttggggtg gtcacgacgg cctttccaga ccatgacgaa
    25861 ggcaaaggcc atcatcgcaa agaacgggat cacctcgagg ctcgagaaga tcgaaccgat
    25921 ccactgccag tatgcaggcg taccgatcca gtaatagtgg tgacctgtgc caaggatgcc
    25981 cgagaacagc gcggcggcga cgatgacgta tagccatttt tcgactacct cacggtccac
    26041 accggtcagc ttgagcatca gataggccag gatcgaggcc atgataagtt cccacacacc
    26101 ttcgacccac aggtggacga cataccacca gtattgcttg tccagcgaca ggttgcccgg
    26161 gttgtagaag gcgaacagga acagcagcgc cagaccccaa aggcccagaa gcaggatgtt
    26221 ggtaatggct gtcttcttgc ctttcagaac ggtcatcgac acgttgtaaa ggaagatcaa
    26281 tgcagccacg acgataccgg ccttgaccca tttgggctgt tccaggaact cacgcccttc
    26341 tttgcccagc agccagttgc cttcgaacag gttgaagaca taggtgacga ccacgcccaa
    26401 tgtaccgaca acaaggatga tcagttgcag ataggccagc ttgggcgagt ggatctcgcg
    26461 ctcggcttct tccgggatca ggaagtaggc cgcgccaaag aaacccagga tcagccagac
    26521 gatcagagag ttggtgtgca gcatccgcac gatgttgaac ggcagaagct cactcaggaa
    26581 attggggaat acatagatga aaccggccag aaggccgccg atcacctgta tcgcgaacaa
    26641 cgccatggct accgcaaagt aggcataggc gattttttgg gattcgtatt tcattgtttc
    26701 gttccctttc tcagcctgcc tcgttgggcg gccagccctg cgcgtcgatg ttgtccgtcc
    26761 agatcaggaa gttggtcagg tcacggagtt cttcgtcgct gaggttgaaa ttgggcattt
    26821 gccgacgacc gggaatgccg gtcggttgtg cttccatcca gcccttgagg gattcaaagg
    26881 ctgattccgg gtcgtccagc acgccccagc gggtcatcac gttgccgact tccggagcaa
    26941 agtaagcccc ttcacccaga atcgaatgac agtttacaca cgcgtgtttt tcccagacat
    27001 gcttgccccg gaccacactg tcatccagct ttgcggcatt ttcggaattg acgatatacc
    27061 agtgggaatg ggccgaaagg gccagaaaga taagaatgaa gaacagtgac ccgccataaa
    27121 aaatattgcg ggccatgctc tttgtcatga cgtctcgcat tgcgctctcc tttgcgcaga
    27181 ttagctagtg tcagcaacat gacgggcggg acgcggcagt gccttaacga aagtcaagac
    27241 ttctcaagta tgctctggaa cgaggtcaga tgcctgacaa acagcaagaa ccacgaaaaa
    27301 gcctggggtt cgccttgata tcttaaccaa tcgtgaggaa tgtcgcgtcg acattttagt
    27361 atggcagagc tatccaagcg cttgagagaa caagtgtaaa ttccgcgtca aagagtgatg
    27421 ggttaaaatg gcaaactatt cctatatcgg ttatacgccc ggcgtaatca cggtgaatac
    27481 gattgggccg gatacggtta cattggatgt caattttgat cctgacacgg atcgtcgttt
    27541 gttcagcgtg acagacgcag ccggtggatt tattcaaaac ggcggcggac cacccattgt
    27601 cgatactggc gatgttttca acggtgaccg cttcgacaac gaagacggcg atgatctgac
    27661 gcagaccggc accatcacca cccttgatgg ctcgaccacc tttcttagtg gcccaattta
    27721 cctggaagaa tcctatattc tgtccaaacc aggcgggggt acgattacag tttatcgtgt
    27781 ggaagttgcc ggaactttgg gtggttacat aacctctgaa ccccttgtgc ccggcacgac
    27841 atactcgatg aacatcgtga atgttacgcc gaccaatgct cctgacacaa cagatccgac
    27901 tactatcatt gacgtgccgt gcttcgtagc cggaacattg ataatgactc caaaaggtcc
    27961 gaggactatc gaggatttga aggtgggtaa cgcggtcgtc accgcggaca acggactgca
    28021 acacatacgc tggatcggca cgcggcatct ggaccaagca gcgcttcgcg cccgtcccag
    28081 gctgaagccc atccggatcc aagccggttc actgggtgat cacttgcccc agcgtgatct
    28141 tttcgtgtca ccgcaacacc gtatgctggt ccggtcgccg attgccgtca gaatgttcga
    28201 cgccgaagag gttcttgttc ctgctcacat tcttgtcggc gtgcccggca tttcaatcgc
    28261 tgatgacacc tgtgctgtga cctatgtcca tcttttgttc gaccgtcacg aaatcatcta
    28321 tgcggaaggc gcaccctccg aaagcctgct taccggcgcg caggccttgt ccagtgttca
    28381 cccggacgca cgggcggaaa ttcttgaatt gttccccgaa ttggatcagt gcaattacgt
    28441 tccgctggcc gcacgacgga taccggaaaa agggaaacgc gctcgtgcct tggtccatcg
    28501 tcatatcaag aatgagcggc ctctgattgc taaacgataa gcgccgcccg aacagacttc
    28561 aggactgttg cacggcgcgg gggccggtca gggcaggcca catggcaaac agatacagcc
    28621 ccattgctgc gatccaaaat ccatccgcag tcagcatcgc cgtcatgtac cctcctgtca
    28681 tgtcggatcc cagccaacgc acaagcgctg caaccgccat caagccatag gcaatcgcca
    28741 tgggctttgg cgcgacaagg gggcggccgc tgtggcccaa ggcggcgcgg ctcattacgg
    28801 caagggtcat gccgccaacg caaccaatgc ccagaacgtg gagcgcgccg atctcatttc
    28861 ccatcccgat ggcagccaac ccccagagaa tcagacccag cgccagcatc ccgagaccca
    28921 gatgcagcgc gatcaggatc ggttgacgca aggcccagcc tgttctccaa cgcgccatgc
    28981 gcatcagttg aacactgccc atcaccaaag caacggcccc cgcaacaggc ccgacatcaa
    29041 gtgcaagcac aagcaggggc agcaacagcg ccagaatcat cgtcgccctg tccagcctgg
    29101 ccacggatac cggccacgat gcttcgggtt gacccgctct tttcatggca ttgcgtgtaa
    29161 aagccggcgt aatccggcca cccaggatcg cgatcatcga acacaaggtc aaaagcccgg
    29221 cccgaatgcc ggtgttcagc gtatccaccg tgacccccat ccattccaaa tgaaccataa
    29281 cgttcgaggc caacatcaga accagaagat acagaaacac catattctgg ggctttggcc
    29341 gacgaaccag ttggctggca atcttcagcg ccagaatggg aacaaagctt aggtccacaa
    29401 cagcgacgaa caagggtggc aacactccgg aaaaccagac cgccagacgc ccggccatcc
    29461 agatcaatgc gacaagcgta ataaaacggg cccgcgcctc gggcgcaccg gtccagttcg
    29521 gcacggcggt cagaaaaaac ccccccaagg cggccgttgc atacccgaaa atcatctcat
    29581 gcgcgtgcca catcaccggg ggcatcgcgt aactctgttc catgtagggc atcagcccgt
    29641 cgagcgacgc caaccatacg ccccacgcga cccctgcaaa cataccgtaa agacccgccg
    29701 aaagaaaaaa gacccggaac ccttcactga aaacacgcgc gattacagct gtcatgcctg
    29761 ctctccatag ctttttccgc cgttgaacaa tgtgtagtgc ccacaagacc cggcgccctt
    29821 aaccaaaatc aagaccgggc ttaaacatgt gtgaaaaaca caagttttat tgggggtttt
    29881 gatccgtatt ttctgtccaa agtgcctggt ctgcgccctt cccgttgact ttggtcaagg
    29941 atgacatcca cgtgatgttt cactctcgac accgcctcac cacgcatatg gagagtgatc
    30001 atgtcacttg gaatcagcta caacaaaccc ggccgcgcct tcggggtcgg attggcaatg
    30061 ttgttgggca gcgtcgctgc tccgactttc gccgaagagc caactttgag cgaagaagcc
    30121 tttgaatcgt ctaaacagct ctatttcgaa caatgcgcag gctgccacgg cgtcttgcgc
    30181 aaaggtgcca cgggtaaaaa cctggaaccg cattggaaaa agaccgcagc cgacggcaca
    30241 gtaacagaag gcggcaccct ccaactgggg caggaacgtc ttgaaaagat tatcgcctgg
    30301 ggtaccgaag gcggcatgaa caacttctcg gacatcatga ccgagcagga aatcaaggat
    30361 atggcgacct acatcatgat ggagccgcca aaaccacctg aaatgtcgct ggaacagatg
    30421 atggcgacgc gtaaggtcta tgtcgaagaa gaggactatc cgaccgagcc gctgcacggc
    30481 cgcaactggg aaaacttctt tgtcgtcatc gaacgtgacg tcggcaaggt ggccgtgatc
    30541 gacggcgaca ccaaagaagt gctgacgcac atccccaccg gttatgcagt gcacgttctg
    30601 aaagcatccg agcaccactc gctggaagag cctgaacagc ctggccggtt ctggtacacc
    30661 atgggtcgcg acggcaagat gaccaagatc gacctttggc agacgccgga caagatgttg
    30721 gtatccgaag ttaagattgc atatgacgcc cgtgacgtcg ccgtttccgg cgatggtaaa
    30781 tacgtcatcg gtggtggcta ctggccgccg cactttgcaa tcgttgatgc ccagaccatg
    30841 gaaccggtca aggtcgtatc gacccgcggc gtgaacgttg acggcgagta tgtggaagaa
    30901 gcccgggtgg ctgccatcta caccactccg aacgaaccca cctggatcgt tgcagtgaaa
    30961 gaactgggac agctgtggca ggtcgattat accgatctgg acaacctgcg gatcgacaag
    31021 atcgacagcg ccaagttcct gcatgacggg ttctttgacc cgacaggccg ttacttccag
    31081 atcgccgcaa acgcgtcgaa caagatggtg gtggtcgata ccgaaaccca caagcttgag
    31141 gcgatgatcg acacagccgc gttgccgcac cccggtcccg gcgccaactg ggtcgacccg
    31201 aactgcggtc ctgtcgctgg tacaacccac cttggcgttg gcaccgtgac tgtctggggg
    31261 aacgatccgg aaaaccgccc ggatgatgcc tggaagatct gctacgaagt ggaaaccgac
    31321 ggccccggcc tgtttgtccg cacccacccg aattcggact acatctgggc tgaccagacc
    31381 aagcacccgg agcctgagat tcagcaatct gtgcaggtca tctcgaaaga gaccggtgag
    31441 atcgtgaaaa ccatccagat caccgaagac gaaggcagcg ccgctgttca cttcgaattc
    31501 aacgcggatg gcaccgaggt ctgggtctct aagtggaacc tgtcagactc gaaggaaccc
    31561 aacggtcaga tcgtgatctt cgacgcgaag acgctggaag aaatcggtcg gattgagggg
    31621 ctttacgccc cgaccggcaa gttcaacgtc tacaaccggt cgaaccacgt cacctgacga
    31681 ggtcaggacg actacaggaa agggcgggcc cctcgcccgc cctttccttg tttgagtcat
    31741 cagccaaact caccggcctg ccaccaaggg ccagacaata cagccaaaac ggagcccgga
    31801 tatgacctcc gaaccggaaa agaaaaaacc gatctggcgc cggtatttcc tatggggaat
    31861 gcctgtggcc ggtatcgccg gggcctttgc cgccggcatc atcttctggg gcgggttcaa
    31921 caccgcaatg gaagccacaa acaccaagga attctgtatc tcatgtcacg agatgcgaga
    31981 ttttgtttac gaagaataca ccggcacgat ccatgacgtg aaccggtcgg gcgtgggggc
    32041 tgtctgttcc gactgccacg tgcccaaaga ctggacccat aagatgatcc gtaagatcaa
    32101 ggcgtccaaa gagctgtatg gcaagatggt cggtaccatc aacacccgtg aaaagttcga
    32161 ggccaaacgt gtacatctgg ccatgaacga atgggagcgg atgaaggcca cagactcgcg
    32221 cgaatgccgc aactgtcacg atttcgaatc gatgatgccc gaattccaga aaccacgcgc
    32281 ccgtcagcag cacctcaatg cgatgactgt aggacaaacc tgtatcgact gccacaaggg
    32341 gattgcacac tcggatgcac gcgaccgggc ggacgaagag tatctggaaa agcttgaagc
    32401 accgaacccg gacttcatcc ggcccatccc tccggaatat ctggccagtc tcgaaaagat
    32461 cgaagccaaa gaggccgctg aagcagaagc agaaaaagcc gccaaaaagg ctcagcaaga
    32521 ggccgttcaa gcccagatcg cagcggctgt tgacgctgct ttagaggaag aacgcgcaaa
    32581 aacctccggt gaagacgccg cggcgccctc tggcggagca agcgacgttg ggtccaacat
    32641 cgactggaac gcagtggccg cggcggatct gaaactcttc taccctggtc aggcctcgtt
    32701 tgaatgggtc cagaatggca agttccatgg tggcgcgcgc cccctgacca aaggcgggga
    32761 tcagtgcacc acctgtcacg ccaaggaact ggacaccatc ggcaacaaga tcgttgcggg
    32821 tggagatctt gagccaaccc cgattccggg caaacgcggt gtcatcgacg caaccgttca
    32881 ggcggcgcat gacgacgaaa acctgtacat tcgcctgcaa tggccggacg cgggtcacaa
    32941 ccctgccccg ttcgtcgatg gcggcaagat ggacccggac aaccagatca aggttgccat
    33001 gatgattacc ggcactggta tcgagcttgg cgatcaggtg ggatgctggg cttcgtgcca
    33061 cgccgacaac acctatatgc cttttgcgcc cgaagcggat gcgatcgccg ccaatgcgga
    33121 tgttaccggt cgcctcaatg ccacggacac cgttaccaag tacatcagcg aaagccgcac
    33181 ggatgttgag atcaaaggtc gccgcggcaa ggccctgggg ggctgggaca agctgaaggc
    33241 cgaggaacag atcgagcagt atctggccga cggcacctat cttgacctga tgcgtgtcta
    33301 cgccgacgga agcgccacca atggctatct gttggagcag cgcgtggtca atgatggtga
    33361 aatcgccgca tcggccgaac tgtccggtgg catgtggacc gtggtgttta cacgccccct
    33421 gaattcgggc gcgcccggtg atgtgccatt ggaggcgggc aaaacctata ccgttggctt
    33481 tgccatccac gacgatttta ccgccgcacg gttccaccac gtgacgctga ataccagcct
    33541 ggcgctggat gatgacagcg cgttcatcaa cgtagtcaaa caatgacgga tcggggccgg
    33601 gtaaaccggc cccggccact tttggaaagg agacatggac catgaaaccc cttcgccttc
    33661 ttcccgcgct gctgcttctg gccgcgcccg cctgggcgga cgaaaccgcc gaaatctgtg
    33721 ccgaggccga agagcgctat gtcgagttgt tcggtcagcc ttcgtcggcc gtcgaagacg
    33781 ccgaagtggt gctgatgtac aaatacaatt tttgcccatc cgaattgacg gtgaaggcag
    33841 gcacaactgt ccgatgggtg aacgtcgaca aacgcaccag ccattccgtt ctgttgaagg
    33901 atggcagcca acctgaaagt gatcggctgt tccccgagga atcggttgaa ctgacctttc
    33961 tcacgcccgg cccacaggac tatctgtgcg gcccgcattg ggagacacag aacatgatcg
    34021 gaatgatcac cgtcgaaccc tgaaacaagg cacaatacag gcaagatgaa ggagcgcggg
    34081 cgcaaatccc gcgctcctta acttatgtca aggaggttgg ttttcgattg ggccaatctt
    34141 cccccatgac acgcccggcc tacccagcaa cgtcttgcaa acgcagcgga tctgcatggg
    34201 ataccgggtc tcgaagactt tcagaccaag cgagtttgca catgagcggt aaggtttttc
    34261 tgattggcgc aggccccggc gaccccgagc tgatgaccct gcgcgcactg cggatgctgc
    34321 aagaagcgga tgtcgtggtt tatgaccggc tggtgtccgc cgacattctg aacttgcacg
    34381 cggaaggcgc ccggctgatc cctgtcggca aggcccccaa atgccacacc gttccgcagg
    34441 accgcatcaa cgaaatactg cttgaagaag ccagcgcagg tcacacggtt gcccggctga
    34501 aaggcggcga ccccatgatc tttggtcgcg gctcggaaga ggctgcctat ctgatggccc
    34561 gcggtgtcgc tgtcgaatac gcaccgggca tcacggcagc ccagggggcg tcttgttcga
    34621 cgggtgtgcc gctgacccat cgcgggctgg cgacttcggt tcaatatgtc accgggcatc
    34681 ggcaggccga caaagtactg gatcttgact ggaaacgtct tgccgatccg gactcgacac
    34741 tggtggtcta catgggcgtc gccaatatcg gtcagatcgc catggggttg atgaccgaaa
    34801 acctgccggg ctcgacgccg gttctggcgg tgggcaaggc cacgacacct gatgagcgtc
    34861 gtcttgtgtc acggcttgac cagctggcca cggatgttcg cgcggccgac ctgaaggcgc
    34921 cgacgctgtt tatcattggc aaggtggttt cgctttatgc cgaacggcct gtggccgagc
    34981 ttctggaaca ggcccatggc taagctggga agacgagatc aggggattgt ccaaacatgc
    35041 accgacagat cgccggggcg ctcggggtgg gcggcgcgaa cctgtctgac cattgccgtt
    35101 ctggccgcga cctctgcttt cgcggcggat gtcatcgatc ccgataccct gaaaagactt
    35161 gtgcatcagg attgcggttc ctgtcacggc ctgtccttga aaggcggtct tggtcccgat
    35221 ctgcgcagtg agacacttga acattacgac gcggatgttt tgaccagcgt catccttgac
    35281 ggcatccccg acaccgcgat gcccccatgg cggcccctga tcagtgaaga agaggccgaa
    35341 tggatcgccc gttacctgct ggaacaggag gcacaatgaa acatttcatt cttggccttg
    35401 cagccacatt gatgatcacc acagcgcagg ctgaaccgac cgcgacaggc gaccttggtc
    35461 tggtcatcga acgcgccaag ggctcggtgc ttcttgtgga tcaatccgac cgtgcagctc
    35521 tggcccggat cgagggattg ggtgatctgt cgcatgcgtc tttggtctat tcgcctgatg
    35581 aacggtttgc ctatgtgttt ggccgcgacg gcgggctgac caagatcgac atcgtgaccc
    35641 gccagatcgt gaaccgcgtc gtgcaggccg gcaacgccat cggcggggcg atttcggacg
    35701 atggcaagct tgtggccgtg tcgaattacg aacccggcgg cgtgcgtgtg tttaatgcgg
    35761 acacgcttga gatggtcgct gacatcccga ccgacagcaa aaccatcggc ctggtcgatg
    35821 cgccgggtcg gcggttcgtt ttcacgatgt gggacactgg ggaaacctgg attgccgatt
    35881 tcgcaaaagg cacaccagag atcaccaaga tcccagacat gggcaagaac ccctatgacg
    35941 cgctgatcac tgccaatggc cgcacctata tcaccggtct gtttggcgag gacggcctga
    36001 ccgcgctgga tctgtgggcc gaaacacccg aaccgatccg ggttcttccc gattacgggc
    36061 gtggtcagga agaaatgccg gtctacaaga tgcctcatct ggaaggctgg gcgctgacgg
    36121 gccgagagtt cgttttgccc gctgtcggcc atcacgaggt tctgtggatc gacgccgaca
    36181 ctctgaccga aacgggacgg accaaaaccc acgggcaacc ggtctttgcc atggcccgcc
    36241 ccgatggacg gcaggtctgg gtgaatttcg cccacccgct gaatgacact attcaggtga
    36301 tcgacagtgt cagcaaacag atcatccacg aattcaagcc cggccccgca gtcttgcaca
    36361 tggagttcac gccgcgcggg catgaagtct ggatcagcgt gcgcgacgcc aacaaggtca
    36421 tggtctacga cacgcacagt tttgaaaaac tgcgcgagat cgacgccgac agcccgtctg
    36481 gcatcttctt caccgcccgt gcgcacagaa cggggctgta aacgatgcga catatcacgg
    36541 acccgatcga ccgtcgcctg ctggacgaat ttcagcgcga cttcccgatc accgagagac
    36601 cgttccagat gctgggtaac gcactcgggc tggacgaagc agaagtcatt catcgcttgt
    36661 cccggatgcg cgccacgggc cgtattacac gggttggcgc caccatcaca cccggcgcgg
    36721 tgacggccag caccctggct gccgtggcgg ctccggaaga tcggttggag gaggttgccg
    36781 ccctgatcga tgccgaaccc ggcgtgaatc acaattatca acgcgaagac gcgtggaacc
    36841 tgtggtttgt tgcgaccgga ccggaccgca cgcatgtcaa cgatactctg gcgcggatca
    36901 gtcgatccac cggattgcag gtgctggacc tgcggctggt acgccctttc aacgtggatc
    36961 ttggttttcg catgactggc ggagtcaaaa acgtacctac ggcgcgaaag gtcgatgcat
    37021 ccgtcatgcg cgagggcgat cgctgcctgc tacagtctct gagttccggg ctgtctttgg
    37081 tctcagaacc ctatgccgct ctggctcgtt cgctgaaacg ggatgtgacc gacgtgatgg
    37141 agcgggtcga agccctgcat gccgccggaa taatctcgcg actcggcgtc attgtgcgtc
    37201 accgggcgct tggctggtcg gccaatgcga tggtggtctg ggacctgccg gcagaacaga
    37261 ttgaaaccgc cggtccggct ttggccgcct tcccgggggt gaccctgtgt tatgagcgta
    37321 atccggttcc cgatgtctgg ccatatcgcc tgtattccat gatccacgcc cgtacacgca
    37381 atgaggcttt ggatgttctg gcgggtgcga ttgcattgcc cgaattggcc ggcgcacgga
    37441 acaaggtcct gttctcaacc cgctgtttca aacagaccgg cgcgctgatt caggcaaagg
    37501 aggtcgccgc atgacgctgg accaaacgga tcgagcgatc ctgaatcgta tgcaagagga
    37561 tctgccgctt acttcgcgcc cttacgcaac cgtcgccaca gagcttggcc tgtccgaggc
    37621 ggaattgctg tcgcgtctga gccgcatgaa aaatgaccgc gtcatcacgc ggttcggtcc
    37681 gttttttgac gccgcggcca tgggtggggc tttctgcctt tgcgcaatgg ccgttccaga
    37741 cgaagaattc gaaaccgtcc tgaccaaagt caatgcacat cccgaggtgg cacataatta
    37801 tgaacgcacg catcggctga acatgtggtt cgtgctggcc accgaaacgc ccgaggggat
    37861 cgaggccacc gccgatgcca tcgaacggga aacggggatc cgtgttctcc gtttccccaa
    37921 acttcaggaa tttttcatcg gcttccgggt ggcggcatga tcgacgcaac agacagacag
    37981 attatcgagt cgctccaggg tggactgccc ttggtggtcg cgccctatgc gcaggtcgct
    38041 gccgatctgg gcctgagcga ggccaccctg ctggaccggc tggccgcgct gaaggcgcgc
    38101 ggggtgatcc gacggatcgc ggcagccccc aaccattaca agctgggcat gacgtcgaac
    38161 ggcatgaccg tctgggacgt gcaggatgac ctgatcaccg aactgggcgc tcatatcggg
    38221 gcactgcctt tcgtcaccca ttgctatgaa cggccccgcg ccctgcccga ctggccctac
    38281 aacctgttcg ccatggtcca cggcagctcg cgcgatgagg tcgaagataa acgcggccag
    38341 attgccgcga ttctgggatc ggcctgctgc ggcagcgaca tcctctattc cacgcgcatc
    38401 ctgaaaaaga ccgggctgcg cctgaaacag aaaggctgaa acatgttccg cctgaccgaa
    38461 tacatgcatc agctggtcaa gccgacaccg gtgcgcaaac ggcgccccgg tccggtaaag
    38521 ccggttgtta tctggaactt gacgcggcgc tgcaacctga agtgccgcca ttgctacacc
    38581 gtctcggcgg atgtcgcgtt cccaggtgag ctcagccatg agcaagccat ggtaaccctt
    38641 gaggatctgg gccagtttcg cgtcccggcc ctgatcctct cgggtgggga accgctggac
    38701 cggttcgatt tcttcgacat tgcaaaacgc gcccgtgatc tggtgccaat gctggccttg
    38761 tcgaccaacg gaacccggat ttacgacgaa accgccgata tgatcgcgga tgtgggcttc
    38821 aactatgtcg gcatttcgct ggacgggatc ggagcgacga atgactggtt tcgtggcgtc
    38881 gagggcgctt ttgcggacgc cctgcgcggc gtgcgagagt gtaaaaagcg cggcatcaag
    38941 gttggcctgc ggttctgcct gaccgaaggc acgcaacatc acttgcctga cttgctgagc
    39001 ctttgtgatg atgaaggtgt cgacaaattc tacctgtcgc atcttgtcta tgcggggcgc
    39061 ggcgacaaga accggggcga agatgccgcg catcagcgca cgcgcaaagg cctggatctg
    39121 ttgctggaac gcgcctggga agccgcatcg ggcggccgtc cgctggatat cgtgaccggg
    39181 aacaacgacg ctgatgccgg atatttcctg aactggattc gcacgcattt cgacgccgaa
    39241 aaggctgcac atgtgcgcgc gcacctggct gcgtggggtg gaaactcaag tggcttgggc
    39301 gttgccaata tcgacaatct cggccgggtc catccggaca cttactggtc tgactacacg
    39361 gtgggcaacg taaagaccaa atcgttttcc gaactctgga ccggcgatga tccgatgctt
    39421 gccatgctcc gcactcgccc acgcccgctg aaggggcgct gcggagcctg cgaactcaag
    39481 gacgtgtgcg gcggcaatac ccgcatccgc gccctgcaat tgaccggtga tccgtgggcc
    39541 gaggatccgg cctgttacct gtccaaccag gaaatcggtg tggatgacgc aggggaacgc
    39601 cttcaggtca caccgtttcg ggggaaaagc catgatccgg cgcatcagtt cttttaagac
    39661 actcacattc ggtacgttgt gctcggtgtt gctggcgggc accgcctggg cggatgccca
    39721 atcggattac gccgaacatt gcgcctcatg ccacggcgag aaccgtctgg gcggggttgg
    39781 ccccgcgctg atccctgaaa cgctcaaacg catgcggggt ccccgggtcg ctgcggtaat
    39841 cgcggaaggg cgcgcggcga cacaaatgcc ggccttctcg cacgagctgg atgctctgca
    39901 aatcgaagag ctggccggtt ggttgaagtc gccgttggaa tccgaccccg aatggggcga
    39961 ggcccagata ttggccagcc ggacgctgga cgaggaatat gtgccggtgg atgcgcccgt
    40021 ctgggacagc gacccgatga acatcacctt ggttgtggaa accggcgatc accatgtcag
    40081 cgttctggac ggcgacacgt tcgaggtttt ggaccggttc gaaaccccct tcgccgtgca
    40141 tggcggcccc aagttcagcc cggatgggcg gtatgttttc atcatgtcgc gcgatggctg
    40201 ggtccagaag tacgacattt gggcgctgaa acaggtgggc cgcgtgcgtg ccggcctgaa
    40261 cagccgcaac atcgccatgt cgggcgatgg caaatgggtg gccgtggcga actacctgcc
    40321 caacagcctg acggtgttgt ccaccgaaga cctttccgtc gcaaaggtca tcgaggtcaa
    40381 aagcaagaag ggcctgccca gccgcgtctc tgcagtctac caggcccctc cgcgggaaag
    40441 ctttgttctg gcgctgaagg atgtgcccga gatttgggaa gtgttctacg gcgccaatcc
    40501 cccgcaatcc gggcttggtc atgatttccg catcgaaggc cagttcaaga accctgatcc
    40561 attccctgtg cgcaagatca ccacagctga ctatctggac gatttctttt tcgaccagag
    40621 ttatgaatat gtcatggggg cgtcccgcga tggcaagggc gggcaagtga ttgatctggt
    40681 gatcgggcac aaggtggccg atctggattt gcccggaatg ccgcatctgg gctcggggat
    40741 cacatggaaa cacggcgata cgaccgtgat ggctacgccg cacctgacag acggcgccgt
    40801 gtcggtgatc gacatggaaa gctgggaaac cgtcaaacgg atcaagaccg aagggcccgg
    40861 gttcttcatg cgcagccatg agaattcgcc ttatgtctgg gccgatgttt tctttggccc
    40921 caacaaggac gcgatgcacg tcatcgacaa gcaaagcctt gaaatcgtaa agaccctgcg
    40981 ccctgcaccg ggcaagaccg tggcccatgt cgagttcacc agagatggca gccacgcgct
    41041 ggtttcaatc tgggaagatg acggcgcagt gatcgtctat gacgcgcaga cactggagga
    41101 aatccgccgc ctgccgatgc gcaaaccttc ggggaaatac aatgtctgga acaagatcac
    41161 cttctcggaa ggaaccagcc actgagggga aatggccagt ttggaaactg gccattctgc
    41221 tgtatccggc cacggcgttg accgtggcca tcaacctgtt tttgctcggg cttatcctgc
    41281 acagcgtcgg gttcggcgca atcgaaccgg tgcctgcaat cctctggtcg attccactgg
    41341 gtattcctgc ggcatggctg gccggtcggt ggctgcgtgg attgatggat gaggccgacg
    41401 ggtaggtgca aattttcagg cacctgacct aagtcaagtt tccgcctgaa agaatcccct
    41461 aagtttcaga aaagaacgcc gagctggatt ctcaatgcct accgtccgcc ccccgcatag
    41521 cctgtttgat cgcgtgtccc gcgcggtgtg cggtttggtg ggtattttcc tgttgctttt
    41581 gcagatgctt ggcccggtgc tggcgagtcc cggggacagc atgtggatcg agatctgctc
    41641 ggaggcaggg gcggtctggg ttgaagtgga ccttgaggaa ggcactgatg acccgaccgc
    41701 gccttgcccg aaatgcgccg attgcgcgct gtgcgcggtg acaacggcag ccccgctgcc
    41761 ggatctgccg ctgctgatgc aatccgaaaa tgtacggaca gtacccgctg caatcgggga
    41821 tctgtgcatt ttgtacaact caaggcgact gtggcccgaa acccgaggcc ccccgttcgc
    41881 gacccaagaa gaatctgaac gcgccctgcg cgcgtccgtg gcgtccaccc tagcaaccgg
    41941 aggtgcgccg tggtcgtaag tcgcgcaatc catttcctgc tggctttcac tctgtcctgc
    42001 ctgatggcga tcagcgccca tgccgacagc ctggccagtt tcctgcccga catcgaacct
    42061 gccgatctgg cccccggcgc cgatgccttt ggcccggtgc gcgatgacgt caaggtcgcc
    42121 cccgtcctga agggcggcga gatcattgcc tgggcattcc tgacctcgga ctttgttggc
    42181 acgacgggtt attccggcaa accgatccac gtcgttgccg ccatcgacaa cgacgcggtg
    42241 ttgaccggag tgcaactggt caagcactcg gaacccatcg tgctgatcgg catccccaat
    42301 tcccgcatgg ttgaattgac cgaaggctat gcgggccttg accttaaggt tgaagccgaa
    42361 accgggggag aggggcacga cctcgacatc atctcgggcg cgacggtcac gatcatggtg
    42421 atcgacgaca gccttgtgcg tggcggtatc aaggtggcgc gtgcattggg tctgggcggc
    42481 ctgtcaccgt tgcaggccga cgggccaaag cgcgaagtcg atatggcgca gaatgcggtc
    42541 catgactggt caaccctttc gggcgacggc tcgatccgtc ggctgacgct ggatgtcggg
    42601 caggtcaatg ccgccttcga ggccaccgga gaccagcgcg cgatcaagcg gcccgaaccg
    42661 ggtgaaccgg atgacacgtt catcgacatg catatggcgc ttgtctcggt tccgtcgatc
    42721 ggcaagtcac tgctgggcga cgccgagtac cagaaccttg tgaactggtt ggacgagggc
    42781 gaacaggcca ttctggtgct ggggcgcggt gcctacagtt tcaaggggtc aggctatgta
    42841 cgcggcggaa ttttcgatcg gatccagttg atccagggcg acaactcggt ccggttcttc
    42901 gacaaacagc aagtacgcct tggcaaggtt gcagccccgg atgcgcccag tttcacagag
    42961 ctggacatct tcaagatccc cgccgatgcc gagttcgacc cgaccgagcc gttccgcctg
    43021 caactgctgg tacagcgtgc cgtgggtgcc gttgagaaaa cctttctgac attcgatctg
    43081 ggttacaaac tgcccgaccg ttacctgctg cccgtcgcag cctctaaggt tgtcgaggat
    43141 gcgaccggcg aagccgccgc caaggctgcc ctgtggcagc gcatctggaa ggatcgcact
    43201 gttgaaatcg ccgttcttgg cgtcatgctg ctggtcctga ccgcgacgtt cttcttccag
    43261 ttccacgcga caatgaatgc gcgggtcttc tactggttcc gcatcggtta cctgacaatg
    43321 accctgttct tcatcggctg gtacgccaac gcgcagctga gcgtggtgaa cctgatggca
    43381 ctggcaggca gcctgcgcac aggattctcg tgggatgcgt tcctgctgga cccgctggtg
    43441 ttcattcaat ggttcgccgt cgccgccgcg ctgttgttct ggggtcgcgg ggcctattgc
    43501 ggatggctgt gtccgttcgg cgcgttgcag gaattgacca acaagatcgc gcgggcgttc
    43561 aaagtgccgc aatggacttt gccctggggt ctgaacgaac gcctgtggcc cgcgaaatac
    43621 atgatctttc tgggtctttt tggcctgagt ttcgtatcga tcccgctggc cgagaaatat
    43681 gccgaggtcg agccgttcaa aacggcgatc attctgaaat tcatgcgcga ttggcctttc
    43741 gtggtctttg cgctggccct gctggggatc gggctgttca ttgaacggtt ctattgccgc
    43801 tatctctgcc cgctgggcgg cgcactggcg atccctgccc gaattcgcat gttcgactgg
    43861 ctgcgccgct acaaggattg cggcacgccc tgtcagacct gcgccaatga atgccccgtt
    43921 caggcgatcc accccaccgg tgagataaat ccgaacgagt gcgtcacctg cctgcattgt
    43981 caggtgctct accagtccga ggacaaatgt cctgtcgtta tccgccagct gaaacggcgg
    44041 gccaagacag ggtcggtcca gatgaagacc ccactcggac aaccaccggc gaaccatccg
    44101 aacgccaaac cgcaatccgt ttcctaaaag gaggaacgaa catgtcggaa catgacaaca
    44161 aactaaccgt cacacgccgt gggatgctgg gtgcaacagc aaccggtgcc gtgctggccg
    44221 ggaccggtct gggctcgacc ctgatgaccg cgaagcaggc gagcgccgcg gccaatgcca
    44281 atctcgaacc gggcgaactg gacgagtatt acggtttctg gtcctcgggt cagaccggcg
    44341 agctgcgcat tctgggcttc ccatccatgc gcgagctgat gcgggtgccg gtgttcaacc
    44401 gctgctcggc cacgggctgg ggtcagacca acgagtcact gaagatcatg accgaagggt
    44461 tgctgcctga aaccaaggag tttctcgcca agcgcggcat gaaaacctat gacaacggcg
    44521 accttcacca cccgcacatg tcgttcaccg acggcaccta tgacggccgc tatctgttca
    44581 tgaacgacaa ggccaacacc cgcgtcgcgc gtgtccgctg tgacgtgatg aaatgcgaca
    44641 agatcaccga gatcccgaac gccaaggcga tccacggtct gcgtccgcag aaattcccgc
    44701 gcaccggcta tgtctttgcc aatggtgaag atgaaactcc gctggtcaac gatggcagcg
    44761 tgctggacga tccgtcgcaa tacgtgaaca tcttcaccgc gctggacggc gataccatgg
    44821 aagtggcgtg gcaggtgatc gtgtcgggca acctcgacaa caccgactgc gactatcagg
    44881 gcaaatacgc cttctcgacc tcgtacaact cggaaatggg catgaacctg gccgagatga
    44941 ccgagaacga gctggaccac gtcgtcgttt tcaacatcgc cgagatcgaa aaaggcatcg
    45001 aagccggcga ttatcaggag ttaaaaggcg tcaaggttct ggacgggcgc aaagggcaga
    45061 acaagaaata cacccgttac atcccgatcc cgaactctcc gcacggcatc aacaccgcgc
    45121 cagacggcaa gcacgtctgc atcaacggca agctgtcgcc aaccgtctcg atcatggacg
    45181 tcaccaagct ggacgccctg ttcgaaagcg acgccgaccc gcggtcctgc atcgtaggtg
    45241 aaccgcagtt gggtcttggc ccgcttcaca ctgcctatga tggccagggc aacgcgttca
    45301 ccacgctgtt cctggacagc cagatcgtga agtggaacat cgacaaggcc atccgcgcct
    45361 acaatggcga ggacgtggac ccgatcatct cgaaggttga cgtgcattat cagccgggtc
    45421 acaactcgac ttccatgggt gagaccaagg atgccgacgg caagtggctg atttcgatga
    45481 acaagttctc gaaagaccgc ttcctgaacg tgggtcctct taaacccgag aacgaacagc
    45541 tgatcgacat ttcgtcggat gagatgaaag tggtgcacga cggcccgacc tttgccgagc
    45601 cgcacgactc gatcatcgtt cgcagcgaca tcgtgaaccc ggtcaacgtc tgggatcgca
    45661 acgacgttac ctgggaagac gcccgcaaac aggccgaagc cgatggtatc gatctggaag
    45721 aaggtgcgga agaaccgatc cgggacggca acaaggtgcg ggtctacatg acctcgcagg
    45781 cgccgacctt cagcctcgag aagttcaccg tcaaacaggg cgacgaggtc acggtttaca
    45841 tcaccaacct ggatgatgtg gacgacgtga cccacggctt ctgcctgggc aactacggaa
    45901 tcgcgatgga agtcgcaccg atggcaaccg cctcggtcac cttcaccgcc gaccgtccgg
    45961 gcgtgcactg gttctattgc cagtggttct gccatgcgct gcacatggaa atgcgcggcc
    46021 ggatgctggt cgaaccgcaa ggagcctgac ccatgcgctg gcccctgctc ataccgctcc
    46081 tgctcggctc gcccctttgg gcggcggact gggatgtgcc caaccgggcg ggggccatca
    46141 atgaaatact ggctcaggcg gcggacggag ataccctccg cctgagcccc ggtgtttatg
    46201 ccgaacatct gattctggac cggcccgtca cgatcgacgg gctgggacag gccaccattg
    46261 acgggcaagg caccggcagc gtcatcaccg taaccggccc gggcgtgacc gtgcgcggcc
    46321 tgacagtgat cggctcgggt tcaagccatg acgggatcga cagtggcatc cagcttacca
    46381 agacggcccg cgcgccggtg atcgaagaca atgaactgct gggcaatctt tacggtatcg
    46441 acattcatgg tgccaaggac agcattgtgc gtggcaaccg gatcgaaggg cgtcaggacc
    46501 agcggatgaa tgaccgtggc aatggcgtct atgtctggaa tgcgcccggt gcgcgggttg
    46561 aggacaatca catccgctat gggcgcgacg ggatcttcgt gaactcgtcc aagaagaaca
    46621 cctttaccgg caacctgttc cgcgatctgc gctttgccgt gcattacatg tatgccgaca
    46681 attcggtggt cagcgacaat gtctcgatcg gcaacgatct gggctatgca gtgatgttca
    46741 cgaccaatgt gaaggtcgca gacaatgtct cgatcggtga ccgtgaacat ggcgtgatgc
    46801 tgaattatgc caacaagagt cagatcaccg gaaacgtggt gatcggtgcc aaggaaaagt
    46861 gcaccttcct ttataactcc aacaagaacg aattcaccga caactggttc cagggatgcg
    46921 gcatcggcat ccactttacc gccggtagcg aacgcaaccg catcgttggc aattccttca
    46981 tcgggaaccg gacacaggtg aaatacgtct cgaccaaatg ggtcgagtgg tccgaagacg
    47041 ggcgcggcaa ctactggtcc gattttgccg cctatgacgt ggatggcaac ggcatcgccg
    47101 atgccccgta tcggccaaac gactcgatgg accatgtgct gtggacccaa cccgcagcca
    47161 aattactgct cggctccccc gccgtgcaac tggtgcgctg gtcgcaatcc gccttcccgg
    47221 ccctgttgcc gggcggcgtg atggacagca acccattgat gcaagcccct gaacccccag
    47281 ctatgaaaaa ggtgcctcat gacggataag gccctgtcaa tcgaccatgt tctcaaggac
    47341 cgaggaaaaa cccgcgttct tgacgatatc accctgtctc ttgcccccgg ccagcgcgtt
    47401 gcgctgctgg gccataacgg cgcgggcaag tcgaccctga tcaaatccat cctcggcctg
    47461 acgccgatcc atggcggagc cattcggatc ggagacgcca cccccggtag tgctcaggcc
    47521 cggcgcgaaa cagcgtatct gcccgaagcg gtgtcgtttc atcccgcgct aaccgggcgt
    47581 gagcagttga ccctgtttgc gcagctttca agcgcaaaag ccgatgtgtc cggtttgctg
    47641 gatcgtgtcg gcctgagtga cgctttggac cgtcggatcg gaacgtattc caaaggcatg
    47701 cggcaacgtc tgggactggc gcaggtgttg ctaggccaac cgaaagtggc gttactggat
    47761 gagccgacaa gcgggctgga cccgatctcg cggcaggacc tctatgccat cattgatgaa
    47821 ttggccgcgc agggtaccgc ggtgctgatt gccagccatg cgctgaccga ggttgaggcg
    47881 cgcaccgacc ggatcgctat catgcgcaag ggccggatgg tggctgatga caccctgaac
    47941 aatctgtcag cgctggccgg tctaccgatc cgcctgaagg tacgcgccag tgccaaccct
    48001 gacgctttgg ccgctgagct gggcggcagc cggatcaacg gcgcatccgt tgaattgctc
    48061 tgcacacccg aagacaagat ggaggccctg cgccggatcg ccgggctggg cgacgcgata
    48121 gcggatttgg aaatgacccc gcccaagctg gaagacctct atcgccacta tgcacaggag
    48181 gatttgcaat gacccgcttc ctcgccatca cccgaactga aatgctgatc ctgcgccgca
    48241 accgctggct gctggttgcc acgctgatca tggtgctgtt cgccttggcg ctgacctttg
    48301 caggcagtgc gccaaccgga acgctgggcg ttgacatgct gaccgtttcg gttgcgtcga
    48361 tgaccacgct gtcggtttac ctcgcgcccc ttctggcgct gatgatctcg ttcgacgcca
    48421 tcgccggaga cgtggaccgg ggcagcctgt cgctgttgct gtcttatccg gccggacgcg
    48481 gagaaatcct gttgggcaag ttcactgccc atctggccgc tctcgctttt gccatgaccg
    48541 tcggtttcgg caccgcgggc gcggtggccg cgttctttgg cggggccgga ccggaaagcc
    48601 tgatggcact ggtgcgcctg atcctcacct cgatcctgtt gggcgccgtg tttctggcgc
    48661 tgggatacct gctgtccgct ttggcaaagg gggccacggc ggcggcgggg atgtcggccg
    48721 ggctctggct ggtttttgtc gtcctctatg atctgggcct gttgggggcc gtcgtcatgg
    48781 ataagggcgg cagcttcacc caatccgtct ttccctgggt gatggtcgcc aacccggccg
    48841 acgcgttccg tctgtggaac atcgcggcga ctgaaggcgt tgccatggca tccggcatga
    48901 caggagcggc gcaggccctg ccggtctggg ctgcacccgt ctccctgctg atctggccgg
    48961 tgctgagctt cgccctcgcc cgcctcgcat tccgtagggt cgagccatga agcgtctcgc
    49021 cttgatcgcg ctggtcgcgt tggcagcctg caaggaagac ctggccgagg cccccgatcc
    49081 ggtggatctg accccggacg cgctgagcta tttctgccag atgaacatcg ccgaacatgg
    49141 cggccccaag gggcagatcc atctggaagg atatcccgca ccgttgtttt ttgcgcaggt
    49201 gcgcgacatg gtggcatacc tcaaaagccc tgaacgtgat gccgacatca cagccgtcta
    49261 tgtcagcgac atgggtattg cgccaagctg gcggcagccg ggtatctcga actggatcgc
    49321 cgcggatggc gcgacctttg ttgtcggcgc caatgtggca ggtggcatgg gtgcgcgcga
    49381 agtggtgcct tttgccgatc ctgccgatgc acaggcattc attgagattt acggcggaac
    49441 ggcactgggc ctgccggaca ttccggacac cgaagtgctt ggccctgtcg atcttgaact
    49501 gtcgttggag acccccgtat gaccgccttg tcgcgccgcc gatttctgat catctcagcc
    49561 gcttgtgctg cggccacacc acttgcggcc tcggacgcgc gctggcacgg gaccgcgctg
    49621 ggtgccaccg ccagcctgcg ccttgtgggt ctgacggacg ccgaagctgc acccatcatg
    49681 gccgccatgg agaccgagat tgcccggctg gaagacatct tcagcctgta tcgtccgcaa
    49741 tcgcagctca gccggttgaa ccgcgatggt gtgctgacgg cgcccgctcc tgaattgttg
    49801 aaggtgctaa gcctcagcac agcgctgcat caggcatcgg gtggcgcatt tgatccaagc
    49861 attcaacccg tgtgggcggc attggctgcg ggcgcgcgcc cggacgatct gattgaagtt
    49921 caacaggcaa taggctggga aaaggtaatt ttcgacgcct cggccattcg ccttccggtg
    49981 cccggaaaat cggcgctgac gttgaacggt atagcgcagg gcgcgatcac cgaccggatc
    50041 gccgacctgc tgcgtgctta tggtctgcgt gatgttctgg tcaatatggg agaggttgcc
    50101 gccctgggtg cacgtggtga cggtgcgcca tggaaagttg gattggcggc gccggaccaa
    50161 acggttctga agcggattga attgagcgat cgggcagtgg cgacatcttc aacgctggcg
    50221 actcagctcg gccaaggcgt cgggcacatc attaccttgg atgggccttc aaaccacgac
    50281 aggaccgttt cggtttcttc cccgaaagcg gcaattgcgg atgggttgtc cactgcgctt
    50341 tgcgcggcat ccgccgacag agccaaagag atcctagcgt tcttccccga cgcccgtatc
    50401 gaattaaacg tttaatgaag aattacaaat ctcagactga acaaaaaaat ccgaaaaagt
    50461 atgatatagg tcaattcgtg cgctgctgaa agcagctagg aagtaaggac gcgaacctat
    50521 caatccaatt tcgagtcgcc agctatgagc cagatgacca gcagacgcgc ttttctaagc
    50581 gcgcgtgtcc tgcgggagga cccagatgcg atccgtccgc cgggggcagt agcaactggc
    50641 ttcagcgatc tatgcacacg ttgcgaagac tgcgccgcgg cttgtcctga agacatcatc
    50701 acattcgacg atgccggttt ccccgttctg gacctgtccg caggcggttg caccttgtgt
    50761 ggtgactgcg ccgacgtttg tccgaccccg gcgttgctga ccgaacgtgt tgccgaatgg
    50821 ccatggcgcg cacgaatcga tgacacaagc tgcctgtcga ccaacggcgt aagctgccgc
    50881 ctgtgtcagg acaattgtga acaggatgcc atccgctttc gcctgcaact gggcggacgc
    50941 gcggaaccgg cgcttgaaac agaaacctgc atcggttgcg gtagttgttc cgccgcctgc
    51001 cccgccgggg cgatcgtgat gcaccgcccc gtcccacacc acccggaggt gacccaatga
    51061 acatctgtgg ctgtctggtc cacatcgccc ccgattacac cgatgccgca cgcgcggcga
    51121 tggccgaaac tcagggcgtc gagcttcatg ccgaagccga ggacggccgt tttgtagttg
    51181 ttgtcgagga tacggccgac aagctggcct cggacaccat catggatctg caccagatcc
    51241 ccggagtgat ctcactgtca cttacttatc accatttcga agatctcgcg gagacggctc
    51301 cgcgtcctga tgctccaagc caaccgtcca gcaggaggcc catgcaatga ccatctctga
    51361 atcccgtcgt acatttctga aagcgtccgc agcggcagcc actgcctcgg ctgcgggcat
    51421 tcccatggcc gcaggtcagg ccaacgctca ggtcggcgcg cccgatattc gctgggacaa
    51481 ggctgcctgc cggttctgtg gcacaggctg ttcggttctg gtgggcacca aggacggccg
    51541 cgtggtcgcc acgcaaggtg accccgacgc accggtgaac aggggcctga actgtatcaa
    51601 gggctatttc ctgtccaaga tcatgtacgg caaagaccgc ctgaccacac cgcttttgcg
    51661 caagaccaac ggccagtatg acaagaatgg cgagtttgaa ccggtcagct gggatgaagc
    51721 ctttgatgtg atggccgcca aatggaaaga ggcccttgcc aagaagggcc cgaccagcgt
    51781 ggggatgttt ggttcggggc agtggacggt ctgggaaggc tatgccgccg cgaagatgat
    51841 gaaggccggg ttccggtcga acaacattga tcccaatgcg cgtcactgca tggcctcggc
    51901 cgtggttggt ttcatgcgca ctttcggcat tgatgagccg atggggtgct atgacgacct
    51961 tgagcacgcc gataccttcg tgctgtgggg atcgaacatg gctgagatgc acccgatcct
    52021 gtggtcgcgc ctgaccgaca cccgcctgac gaaaccgggt tgcgaagtgc atgtgctttc
    52081 gactttcgag caccgctcgt tcgagctggc cgataatggc atggtctttg caccgcaaac
    52141 cgatctggcg atcctgaact atattgcgaa ctacatcatc cagaatggcg cggtgaacga
    52201 agagttcgtc aagaaccacg tcaacatcac caaaaccgcc accgatatcg gttacggcct
    52261 gcgggacaac aaccccctgc aacaagaggc tgaaaacccg aactcgggca agttggagcc
    52321 gatcagcttc gaggaatatg ccgaagccgt ttcgaaatac acgctggaat acacgtcgga
    52381 actgtccggt gttccggcgg acaagctgga gcgtctggcc cagcaatatg ccgatccgaa
    52441 ccgcaaggtg atgagcctgt ggaccatggg cttcaaccag catacccgtg ggtcgtgggt
    52501 gaactcgctg atgtataacg tgcacctgct ggtgggcaag atttcggaac ccggcaactc
    52561 gcccttctcg ctgaccggtc aaccgtcggc ctgcggtacg gcgcgcgagg ttggtacctt
    52621 tgcccaccgc ctgcccgccg acatggtggt gatgaacgac aagcaccgcg agatctgcga
    52681 aaccgcatgg aacgtgcccg ctggcaccat tcctgacaag cccggtttcc acgccgtgct
    52741 gcaacaccgc aagctgaagg atggtgatct gaacgcctat tgggttcagt gcaccaacaa
    52801 catgcaggct gcgccaaaca tcaatgagga aggctatccc ggctatcgca acccggaaaa
    52861 cttcatcact gtttcagacc cctacccgac ggtcactgcg gtttccgccg acctgatcct
    52921 gcccaccgcc atgtgggtcg agaaggaagg cgcctatggc aacgccgaac gccgcaccca
    52981 gttctggcgg cagcaggtca aggcaccggg cgaggccaaa tcggacctgt ggcaggtgat
    53041 ggagttctcg aaacgcttca ccgtcgaaga ggtctggggc gaagaattgc tggccgccat
    53101 gcccgagcat cgtggcaaga ccatgtatga cgtcctgttt gccaatggca gcgtcgacaa
    53161 gtttccgctg tcggaaactg ccgagggctt tgacaatgac gaatccgagc atttcggctt
    53221 ttacgtacag aaaggtctgt tcgaagagta cgccaacttc gggcgcggcc atgcgcatga
    53281 tctggcacca ttcgaaacct accaccaggc ccgcggtctg cgctggccgg tcgtggatgg
    53341 caaggaaacg ctttatcgtt tccgcgaagg ctatgacccc tacgtgtccg aaggtgctgg
    53401 cgtggaattc tatggccaca aggatggcaa ggccaaaatc atctttgcgc cctatgaacc
    53461 tgccgcagaa gagccggatg cggaattcga tctttggctg tgcaccggtc gcgtgctgga
    53521 acactggcat tcagggtcga tgacacgccg ggtaccggaa ctgcaccgcg cctatccaaa
    53581 cgctgtcgtc tacatgcacc cgcaggacgc caaggatcgg ggtctgcgcc ggggtcagga
    53641 gattgttctg tcgacccgcc gcggcgaggt caccagccgt gttgaaacac ggggtcggaa
    53701 caaggtgccg cgcggtctgg tctttatgcc gtggttcgat gagcaccagc tgaccaacaa
    53761 gctgacgctg gacgcaacct gcccgctgtc gaaagagacc gacttcaaga agtgcgcctg
    53821 caaggttgag cgcgcgtaac cagcaaggat catacgggtc gttcccatgt ctcttgtcga
    53881 taaacccctt tcgccgcagc ggcgccggtt cctgcaggac tcggcgcggg cggcgggcgg
    53941 ctgcgtggtc gccggatcgt tgctggccta tctggcccgc gacgcccgcg ccctgcccgc
    54001 cgatgcattg cgcccgcccg gcgcattgcc cgagaaggag ttcctgtcgg cctgcatccg
    54061 ttgcggttta tgcgtgcggg actgcccgta cgataccctg aaactggccg agcttggctc
    54121 ggatgcggtg gcgacgggaa caccattctt catcgcccgg gatgttccct gcgaaatgtg
    54181 cgacgacatt ccgtgtgtcg ccgcatgtcc aacaggggcg ctggaccccg ggctggagaa
    54241 tatcgacgat gccgagatgg gtgttgccgt tctggtcgat caggaaaact gcctgaattt
    54301 cctcggtctg cgctgcgacg tctgctatcg cgtctgcccc gtcattgacg aggcgatcac
    54361 gttggagacg gcgcataata cccggtcggg tcatcatgct ttgttcattc caaccattca
    54421 tgccgaccgc tgcaccggct gcggcatgtg cgagaaaagc tgtgttctgc ccgaggccgc
    54481 catcaaggtt ctgccggccc ggctggcgcg cggcagttcg gccgagcatt accgcaaggg
    54541 ttgggaggaa aaagccgcca aaggcgcacc ggtggtcgag gggatcatcg atcttccgga
    54601 ccgtttgccc ggaccgggaa ccgacaatct tgccgcgccc ggcggttttg cgcctcaata
    54661 tgatctgccg ggggtggggc aatgagtact cgcacgcaca tgcccgtcgg tcaggaggcc
    54721 gttgaaggca aagggtggat cggggcgcat cgctttttgc tgatgcgccg cgcaagccag
    54781 ctgttctttc tggttctgtt tctactgggc ccgtggtttg gcatctggat tgtcgagggc
    54841 aatttggcag gatcactgac gctgggcgtg ctgcctttga ccgatccgtt catcctgatg
    54901 caaagcttgg ttgcaggtca ttggcccgaa gtgactgcgc tgatcggcgg gctgatcgtt
    54961 ctggtggtct atgccctgat tggtggccgt gtctattgtt cctgggtttg ccccataaac
    55021 ccggtgacag acgcggccaa ctgggtgcac cgcaaactgg acctgccgaa aggctggcaa
    55081 cccaagcgcg gcacccggct gtggattctg gcaaccgtgc tgctggtctc gggcctgagt
    55141 ggtgtgatcg cgtgggagct ggtcaacccg atcaccatgc tgcatcgcgg gctggtattc
    55201 ggcatgggct ttgtctgggc catgatcgcg gccatcttcg tgtttgacgt cttcgtctca
    55261 cgccatggct ggtgcggcca tctgtgcccg gtgggcgcgt tctacgggtt gatcgggtcg
    55321 aaaagcctgc tgcgggtcag tgccgccaat cgcacggcct gtgatgactg tatggattgc
    55381 tatgcggtct gtcctgaaaa tcaggtgatc tcacccgcgc tgaaaggcaa gccgggaagc
    55441 tcgcccctga tcctgtcacc cgactgcaca aactgcggac gctgcatcga tgtctgcgca
    55501 gtcgacgtct tcaactttac tcaccggttc gacgaccttg tcgttcaacc ttccgatcca
    55561 gttgccgcgc ctgagccgcg cgctgccaga cctatctagg ggagtgccaa gatgaaaaga
    55621 tcaatcgtta caggcggaat tgcccttcta cccgtagttt tgctgagcgg atgggccttt
    55681 gcccagtccg ctcaagtcca aacgctgcgg ggcgcggacg tagacgagcc gatccctttg
    55741 gatcagattc acaaaaatgt cgaaggacgg atgcaacgta attatcgcca gcagccaccg
    55801 ctgattccgc attcgatcga gcaatatcag attgatgtgc gcaccaatca gtgcctgtcc
    55861 tgccatgact ggtccaaggc aggtgagcgt aacgcgccga ccctttcaat gacacactat
    55921 ctggatcgcg aaggccgcga attggatcgc gtcgccggga cccgttattt ctgcaaccaa
    55981 tgtcacgttc cgcaggcgga cgcgccgccg cttgttgaaa acgtgttcca gccctcgacc
    56041 ggcaactgat tcaacacaag attgaaagga gcaccgacat ggcagactcc cctgaaaaac
    56101 gcagctttct gggtcgcctt tggaacgcga tctggacgcc ggcggtaatg ttcagctcgg
    56161 gctttctgat ccttgccgga tttctggccg gtatcctgtt ctggggcgga tttcactgga
    56221 ccctggaact gaccaacacc gaagagttct gcgtctcgtg tcacacgatg gaaacgaacc
    56281 tgggtgagta tcgcgagacg atccactaca acaaccactc cggcgtgcgt gcgatctgct
    56341 cagactgcca cgttccggat gagtggaacc acaagatcaa agccaagatc atggccgtga
    56401 aggacgtcta tcatgaactg gtgggcacca tcagcacacc cgagaaatac gaggatcacc
    56461 gcctggcgat ggcctcggcc gtctggaaga aaatgaaagc gtctgacagc cgcgagtgcc
    56521 gcaactgtca caactttgac tacatggact tcaccattca ggaaacccgc gctgcctcgg
    56581 aacaccaacg cgccatcgac aacggtatga cctgtattga ttgccaccag ggtatcgccc
    56641 acagcctgcc acccaactat ctggaaacat acgaaaaggt gactgctgga ttggaagatg
    56701 aagttgtgca ggagcacgct gccgcgggtg acgacatccg cgatttcctg aacaacagct
    56761 cgaattgatg tgggggcaga gatgttagag ttacttggaa ccatcggtgg caacgtcctg
    56821 agcttgcccg gcatactcgg tctggcgcta ggcatgatga cccgcaagct gtggctgggt
    56881 gcggcattgg gcggcgcagt cggcgtattc gaaacgctgg ttttcgcagg cttccggttt
    56941 gcgcatgtag agccactgga actgatcatc gctattgtgg tcggcgtctg tgcaggcagc
    57001 ctcggcactg ccattcgcat caagggcgca acagcctgaa acacagccgg tttcaccgtt
    57061 tcggtggaac cggctagtta cgtcgggccg ggcagtgtcg tcaccaagtc aatgactgtc
    57121 ttcttgtgat ttcacgcccg ctatcaccaa ttccgcatct ccgggcaagg actggaagga
    57181 tgcgggcaat gtgcgatcgg tgatgagcac gtctttttct gtcaacccgg gcaggcgcaa
    57241 agccgggctg gtctgggcct cgttgaattt tgtggaatca accgccataa aggtttggtc
    57301 cgcaatatca gacatcgcgc gggccatatc agcttcgcat tgatcataga ccatgaagcc
    57361 cttgctggga tgcaccagtg acgccgacaa tatggcagtc cgggccgaga accctgcaat
    57421 tacgtcatag gcgacccggt cgaaagcggc gccgtcgtgg ttgcgcaact gcgttcccgc
    57481 catgaagacc ctgttgccct cttccatcga caacgtggcg gcgatgaagg ccgagtttgt
    57541 caccacagtg aggtttttgc gcgcgcgaag tgcctgagcg atgaagcccg aggtcgaccc
    57601 cgtgtcgatg gcaatggccg aaccgtccgg tatccgcgcc gcaacggcgt cggcaatcgc
    57661 gactttggcg gcacggttct gcgccatgcg ggccagaaac ggaggatcca gcacattttg
    57721 agtgctgacc aatgcaccat gcaccttgga caggctgcct ttggcgacca tcggcttcac
    57781 gattcgcctt acggtctggt ccgacacgtt gagaatgcgc gccagctcca tgaccgaaat
    57841 tcgcccatgc aggtttaccg tgctgaggat gtcttgctcg tatttcgaca tgaagcgccg
    57901 cgatatttgt tgatttcatc aggttacttg caaggttgac gctgttcaac cgactaactt
    57961 caacacattt taaacatttt tgttgctttt tgttgttttg cgacttttga tgacaacata
    58021 tcatttgaag tgggtgggcg catgacaacg cattcggtca gacatctcat cattggcggg
    58081 ggcatcatcg gatgctctat cgcgtatcac ctcgcacggt ccggtgaaac ggatgttgtt
    58141 cttctggaaa gggcatccct gaccgagggg gccacctggc atgcggcggg gcttgtcggg
    58201 cagttgcggt catctcgcaa cacgacgcgg atgctgaaac ggtccgtggc gctgtatgat
    58261 cgtctggccg aagaaaccgg gatggaattc gactggaaga aagtcggaag cctgcgcctg
    58321 gcggcaacca aggaacggct tctggaagca aagcgccttg cgacaatggc ccgcagcttt
    58381 gatctggaga tggaaataat ctcggccgcc gaggccaagg cgcttttccc ctatgtcgac
    58441 gcgaaagggt tggaaggcgc ggccttcatc ccgtcggacg gtcatgtcga tcccgcaggc
    58501 ctgtgtcagg caattgcgtc cggtgcccgg atgcacggtg cccggatccg ccaatccgta
    58561 gaggtcaccg attttgagat ccataacgat cgcatcacca aagtgatgac atcggaaggg
    58621 gactatgaag cggacaccgt cgttctggcc gccggaatgt ggagccgcga gctggccgcg
    58681 aaactcggtg tcgttgttcc ggcctgtgcg gtcgagcacc agtatatcgt caccgaacct
    58741 atgcccgacc cggaacttgt aaaacgcttg ccaaccctac gggatcccga acggctggtg
    58801 tattacaaac cggatgcagg cgggaggctt gtgatcggcg ggtatgagga caacacgctg
    58861 ccattcggcg acaggggtat tccgggcgcg tttgtccggc agcttttgcc cgacaacctg
    58921 gagcggtttg ccccccttgc cgaactggca ggtcaggtta cgccggtcgt caacacggtt
    58981 ggaatccggc aggtgatcaa cggccccatc ccttattccg cggatggcga ttttgtcatg
    59041 ggatgggcgc ctgaactgcg aaacctgatg ctggcgaccg gatttctgta cggcatcgcg
    59101 gcaggtggtg gcgcaggaga gatgatcgcg gagtggattg tcgaaggccg cccgagcctt
    59161 gatctgtggc ctctggacgt tcgccggttc agtcctcatc acgccacgcg cgccttcatg
    59221 tatcctcgcg cggtcgagca ttacgcgcat cactacaaga tgcgatatcc ggggcaggag
    59281 gcggaagcgg ccagagacct acgcctgtcg cccctgcatg agcggctgaa acaacatggc
    59341 gcggtgttcg ggtccaagaa tggctgggag cggccgctct ggttcgctcc ggccggtgta
    59401 gagccggtgg atcagttgga tttcctgtcg ccgggttgga aaacctatgc cgaacaggaa
    59461 cataaggccg cgcgcgacgg ggtcgttctg atcgatcaaa ccagcttctc aaagttcgaa
    59521 ctgatcggcc ccggcgcact ggaggccctt caaaaccttg ccgtttcaaa tatggacaag
    59581 ccggatggca cggtgatcta cacccaattg tgcaataatc gcggcggggt tgaagccgat
    59641 atcaccgtca cccgattggg gcgggaccat ttttacatcg tcaccgggtc cggattcggc
    59701 gtgcatgacg cggattggat ccgacgtcac ctgccccgcg atgggcgcgc gcagctgatc
    59761 gaaatgacat cggcacgcgc cgtcatcaat atctgcggcc ccaaggcgcg ggatgtgatg
    59821 caggctgtcg cggaagaaga cgtctcgaac catgcgtttc cctttgcaac ggccagagag
    59881 atcaccctgg gaacggcaaa ggtccgcgcg atccgcatag gttacgtcgg agagctggga
    59941 tgggagctgc atatcccgac cgagttcgcc ctgcatgttt atgacctgct ttggcaagtc
    60001 ggtcaaagcc atggcatccg cgacatcggc taccgcacca tcgagtcctt gcggctggaa
    60061 aaaggctatc tctactggag cgccgacatc acccccgact attcgccaat cgaagcgggc
    60121 cttggcgcgc gggtccatct gaaatccaaa cagggcttca tcgggcgacc ggtgctggag
    60181 gcgcagaaag cgaccggccc cgagcggcag ctctgcacgt tcatcaccga cgagcggctg
    60241 ccgatcaccg gaggagagac catactgcat tccggcaaaa cagtctcgct ggcgtgcagt
    60301 ggtggctatg ggtttaccgt cggcaagacc gtcctctacg gttatctgcc tgcgggattg
    60361 gctggtgggt cagaattcga agtggaagtg ttcggagagc gtcaccctat ccagcatgtg
    60421 gacggaccgc tttacgaccc ggcaaacagc cgtttgaaag cctgagggag agagcgatgc
    60481 aaaccgagcc gaaacttgag atcatgcagg cccttcgcaa tgtggcgggg tttgacaccc
    60541 ttgccgagtc ggaccttcgc accaaccggc tgggcgggtt gaccaatctg gtctaccgcg
    60601 tcgaaggcgg gccaaggacg gtgatcgtgc gcatccccgg cgagggcacc gaagcctata
    60661 tcgaccgcgc ggttgaaatc cacaacgcgc aggtggccgc aaaagccggg gtcggccccg
    60721 cagttctgtg ggcagacgca tcatccggcg tgatgatcag tgattgcgtg cccgacatcg
    60781 tgacgatgac acccgagatg tttgcgacgc gccccgggtc tgccgcccgc gcgggaaagg
    60841 cgctgaggca attgcacgat gcccccgagc cgttcaagtt tcggttcgag ctgttttcga
    60901 tgatcaacga ctacatgaag gtggttgcgg acaaaaacgc gaccctgccg gacgggtacg
    60961 cggacgtcgt ggccgaggcg gccccgatcc gcgaggtgct gcgggacaaa cctgggacat
    61021 tggtcccgag ccattgcgac ccgctgtgcg agaattttct ggatgacggc cagcgcatgt
    61081 ggatcgtgga ttacgagtat tcaggcatga acgatgccct ttgggatctg ggtgatctgt
    61141 cggtcgaagc cgggctgaac cacgaacagg aactggaaat gctaaccgcc tatttcgacg
    61201 gcccgccgaa cgaggctcag atcgggcgca tggtgatata caaagccatg tgcgacctgc
    61261 tgtggacgct atggggattg attcagcatg cggatgaaaa ccccgccgaa gatttctggg
    61321 cctatgccac gaaccggttc gagcggtgca agtccctgat gctggccccg tcttttgcgg
    61381 cccatgtaag agccgtggcc gaggaatagg gtttcatcca cagccagatc cgccctggat
    61441 accggatgtt tcctagctta tctcagatct ttgagccgct ttccctgata cctgtatccc
    61501 attgaagaac gggcgggcaa aatacgggat gcgccggagc gtaagtgtat ctgctcgtag
    61561 cgcgcttcgg cttcttgctg gtgccggggt cgagtctgct attctgcccg gtatctcatg
    61621 tcggccacgg cacttttgaa cctcattcag ccgtgacgtg gcgtcagggg cagaccg
//
