# Supplementary material for: Decoding coral resistance to eutrophication through the association of hyper‑efficient denitrifiers as key microbial allies
Source: Nat Commun. 2026 May 19;17:3938. doi: 10.1038/s41467-026-72571-w (PMC13187470; doi:10.1038/s41467-026-72571-w)
Supplement: Supplementary file 21 — Source Data [file 41467_2026_72571_MOESM21_ESM.zip › Source Data/FigureS6/O11_denitrification.gbk]

LOCUS       contig00009            61677 bp    DNA              UNK 01-JAN-1980
DEFINITION  .
ACCESSION   contig00009
VERSION     contig00009
KEYWORDS    .
SOURCE      .
  ORGANISM  .
            .
FEATURES             Location/Qualifiers
     CDS             654..1094
                     /gene="ribH2"
                     /locus_tag="O11_03249"
                     /EC_number="2.5.1.78"
                     /inference="ab initio prediction:Prodigal:002006"
                     /inference="similar to AA sequence:UniProtKB:Q2YKV1"
                     /codon_start=1
                     /transl_table=11
                     /product="6,7-dimethyl-8-ribityllumazine synthase 2"
                     /translation="MTHTRYALVKANWHSDIVDRALDGFLQLIPAEQVDIFDVPGAFEM
                     PLIARDLAQTGQYAAIACAAFVVDGGIYRHDFVAQAVVDGLMRAGMDTGVPVLSVSLTP
                     HQYQETDHHNAIYREHFVQKGREAAQAALKVTETRAHIAAAA"
     gene            654..1094
                     /locus_tag="O11_03249"
                     /gene="ribH2"
     CDS             1185..2285
                     /gene="aroC"
                     /locus_tag="O11_03248"
                     /EC_number="4.2.3.5"
                     /inference="ab initio prediction:Prodigal:002006"
                     /inference="similar to AA sequence:UniProtKB:P12008"
                     /codon_start=1
                     /transl_table=11
                     /product="Chorismate synthase"
                     /db_xref="COG:COG0082"
                     /translation="MSMNSFGHLFRVTTWGESHGPALGATVDGCPPGVQIDETMIQHWL
                     DKRKPGQNKFTTQRREPDQVKILSGVFEGQTTGTPVQLMIENTDQRSKDYGDIMDKFRP
                     GHADITYWQKYGIRDYRGGGRSSARETASRVAAGGLAREAIKQIAPNVQITGYMTQIGP
                     HKIDRGNFDWSQIEQNPFWTPDAKSAEDWAVYLDDLRKSGNSVGAVVEVVARGVPAGLG
                     APIYAKLDTDLAAAMMSINAVKGVEIGEGMAAAELTGEANADEIFMGQNGPQYSSNHAG
                     GILGGISTGQDVVVRFAVKPTSSILTTRKTINKSGEETEIITKGRHDPCVGIRAVPVGE
                     AMMACVILDHLLLHRGQIGENRGRIG"
     gene            1185..2285
                     /locus_tag="O11_03248"
                     /gene="aroC"
     CDS             2269..2931
                     /gene="yedJ"
                     /locus_tag="O11_03247"
                     /inference="ab initio prediction:Prodigal:002006"
                     /inference="similar to AA sequence:UniProtKB:P46144"
                     /codon_start=1
                     /transl_table=11
                     /product="putative protein YedJ"
                     /db_xref="COG:COG1418"
                     /translation="MDGLADHRAALRAVVTQRMLTDPAHDLAHLDRVWLIAQAIADQRT
                     NQRVLLAACYLHDLVNLPKDDPNRHLASQQSATESEPILTELDFTASEICATQHAIAAH
                     SYSANIPPESPEACILRDADRLDALGAIGIARTFAVSGALGRALYDIADPFAEDRDLDD
                     QRFAIDHWKTKLLNLPDEMVTDGGRDLAHKRVTQMLGFLEILSEEIGHPIPINWKSV"
     gene            2269..2931
                     /locus_tag="O11_03247"
                     /gene="yedJ"
     CDS             2984..3919
                     /gene="cntI_1"
                     /locus_tag="O11_03246"
                     /inference="ab initio prediction:Prodigal:002006"
                     /inference="similar to AA sequence:UniProtKB:Q9HUX6"
                     /codon_start=1
                     /transl_table=11
                     /product="Pseudopaline exporter CntI"
                     /translation="MAKSLTSHRPALAVALKLSALVLFTVMSALVKALSDDFPPGEMVF
                     FRSLFAIPVIIAWLSWRGELTHGFIIKKPMGHFWRGVLGTSAMGLTFTGLSLLPLPEVT
                     AIGYATPIFTLILAAIMLGERIRMIRIGAVALGLVGVLIMIWPRLGSGTAETAAMIGAL
                     CVLAATVARAFVQIHIRQLVQVDHPAAIVFYFSLTATLLSSLSVFWGWVVPSWEQAALL
                     VTMGLIGGVAQILVTSSYKFGQASMLAPYDYTTMLFAIIIGYIWFDELPTLVMLGGAAL
                     VIAGNVVVILRERQLGLDRTKARSVTDPKA"
     gene            2984..3919
                     /locus_tag="O11_03246"
                     /gene="cntI_1"
     CDS             3978..4577
                     /gene="cobO"
                     /locus_tag="O11_03245"
                     /EC_number="2.5.1.17"
                     /inference="ab initio prediction:Prodigal:002006"
                     /inference="similar to AA sequence:UniProtKB:P29930"
                     /codon_start=1
                     /transl_table=11
                     /product="Corrinoid adenosyltransferase"
                     /translation="MSDAQNHKEKMQEVQAKHRKKVSEAVDPGRGLVLINTGKGKGKSS
                     AAFGVVIRALGWGQKVAVVQFIKGKWKTGERRFFEERDLVTWHTMGEGFTWDTQDRERD
                     IAAAAAAFGKACDLMKSGDYDLVVLDEINIALRYEYLSVETVIDGLKARSDKTSVFLTG
                     RDAPQALREYADLVTEMTEEKHPFQAGIKAQRGVDF"
     gene            3978..4577
                     /locus_tag="O11_03245"
                     /gene="cobO"
     CDS             complement(5055..5420)
                     /locus_tag="O11_03244"
                     /inference="ab initio prediction:Prodigal:002006"
                     /codon_start=1
                     /transl_table=11
                     /product="hypothetical protein"
                     /translation="MSLRFVTRSVHAYLDYPVAIALMVLPFVLGLGQSNPLALWLSVVT
                     GVAAFVLTVLTDHHLGIWRVLSYKFHLAVDLLVGITFLMAPSLLGFSGIDALFYWVNGA
                     AVVAVISLSAPEKGVVV"
     gene            complement(5055..5420)
                     /locus_tag="O11_03244"
     CDS             complement(5532..6482)
                     /locus_tag="O11_03243"
                     /inference="ab initio prediction:Prodigal:002006"
                     /inference="similar to AA sequence:ISfinder:IS4811"
                     /codon_start=1
                     /transl_table=11
                     /product="IS5 family transposase IS4811"
                     /db_xref="COG:COG3039"
                     /translation="MLDLLSDILTRLSLRGTFYFRTSFTPPFGIQVPSYENVARFHFVQ
                     RGELKVYLPATGETLRLRQGDLILIPHGASHALLCNEVKPYDALPLEQVLDQSGYTGDG
                     VLVYGGAEEERDTQLICGHFSFTGPAGRKGTGHMLIDRLPPYILIENYGEDAGTWIEAT
                     LRMIGSEVSGARIGGDLIALKLSEVLFAQAIRAYLEHQSPDDAALAGFADPRISRALTA
                     FHQSPAQEWSVASLAREAAMSRTAFAQLFAQKMGTTPIQYLTDWRMQIACHGLTENRWN
                     VADAAAEVGYASEAAFSRVFKKQVGVSPAAYRALH"
     gene            complement(5532..6482)
                     /locus_tag="O11_03243"
     CDS             complement(6599..7465)
                     /gene="ilvE_2"
                     /locus_tag="O11_03242"
                     /EC_number="2.6.1.42"
                     /inference="ab initio prediction:Prodigal:002006"
                     /inference="similar to AA sequence:UniProtKB:O86428"
                     /codon_start=1
                     /transl_table=11
                     /product="Branched-chain-amino-acid aminotransferase"
                     /db_xref="COG:COG0115"
                     /translation="MAGYDDRDGVIWMDGELVPWREANVHILSHAMHYASSVFEGERAY
                     NGKIFKSREHSERLIASAEALDMPMPYSVDEIEAAKEEALKASGLQDAYVRALVWRGSG
                     EDMGVASAKNPVRMAIAVWPWGAYYGDAKMQGAKLDIAEWKRPSPETIPVHAKAAGLYM
                     ICTISKHKAEAKGCSDALFMDYNGNVAEATGANVFFVKDGEVHTPLADCFLNGITRQTV
                     IQMLKDKGVTVHERRIRPEEMADFEQCWLTGTAAEVTPVGQIGDYTFEVGDLTREIAED
                     YEKLVRA"
     gene            complement(6599..7465)
                     /locus_tag="O11_03242"
                     /gene="ilvE_2"
     CDS             7624..8136
                     /locus_tag="O11_03241"
                     /inference="ab initio prediction:Prodigal:002006"
                     /codon_start=1
                     /transl_table=11
                     /product="hypothetical protein"
                     /translation="MSDIRPAPVFGGESLLFLTDEQLRQGIEAMFFAYRGFTADPDRIL
                     TELAYGRAHHRAIHFINRAPGTTVNNLLAILGVTKQSLNRVLRSLIEDGLVESRVGTVD
                     KRERHLFLTDKGKALEAKLSDAQRARMRAAYKDAGPEAVAGFRKVLEAMMDADMRRAYT
                     KLRDTTS"
     gene            7624..8136
                     /locus_tag="O11_03241"
     CDS             8133..8834
                     /gene="ompR_3"
                     /locus_tag="O11_03240"
                     /inference="ab initio prediction:Prodigal:002006"
                     /inference="similar to AA sequence:UniProtKB:P0AA16"
                     /codon_start=1
                     /transl_table=11
                     /product="Transcriptional regulatory protein OmpR"
                     /translation="MSEMDAHLLIVDDDERIRDLLKKFLMRSGFLVTSARDAAHARRVL
                     SGLDFDMIVLDVMMPGEDGVSLTRALRETHSTPILLLTAKGETEHRIAGLEAGADDYLA
                     KPFEPKELLLRINAILRRMPETPAQDAVAKILHLGPIRYDIERGEMWQGEDPVRLTATE
                     SQLMKIFSAQPGEPISRAKLVEDLGRDKGQAQERAVDVQITRLRRKLEQDPKQPRYLQT
                     VRGAGYMLAPD"
     gene            8133..8834
                     /locus_tag="O11_03240"
                     /gene="ompR_3"
     CDS             8902..9828
                     /gene="hdaH"
                     /locus_tag="O11_03239"
                     /EC_number="3.5.1.-"
                     /inference="ab initio prediction:Prodigal:002006"
                     /inference="similar to AA sequence:UniProtKB:Q70I53"
                     /codon_start=1
                     /transl_table=11
                     /product="Histone deacetylase-like amidohydrolase"
                     /translation="MKTALLTHADCLNHVTPEGHPERVARLEHILHALEDLDLQRVTAP
                     LAADDDLLRVHPQNHISDILDQRPSDGFKQIDGDTFMSPGSVDAAYRAAGAVVRAVDLV
                     LGGEAPNAFCAIRPPGHHAETETAMGFCLFGNAALAAKHALDHHGLNRVAVLDFDVHHG
                     NGTQDLLWDEKRALVITSQQMPLWPGSGRTDETGAYETVLNIPLAPGTGGAEMRAAYEA
                     QAFPRLRAFKPELIIVSAGFDAHQDDPLANLNWSTGDFAWITAELCKIADEVCDGRIVS
                     TLEGGYDLNALAEATRAHVEELMKAAQ"
     gene            8902..9828
                     /locus_tag="O11_03239"
                     /gene="hdaH"
     CDS             9825..10067
                     /gene="xseB"
                     /locus_tag="O11_03238"
                     /EC_number="3.1.11.6"
                     /inference="ab initio prediction:Prodigal:002006"
                     /inference="protein motif:HAMAP:MF_00337"
                     /codon_start=1
                     /transl_table=11
                     /product="Exodeoxyribonuclease 7 small subunit"
                     /translation="MTDTPVEQMTFEQAMKELEAVVGQLERGDVALDQSIALYERGAAL
                     KKRCEDELKRAEEKVAAITLDADGQPTGTTPVEGQ"
     gene            9825..10067
                     /locus_tag="O11_03238"
                     /gene="xseB"
     CDS             10068..10934
                     /locus_tag="O11_03237"
                     /inference="ab initio prediction:Prodigal:002006"
                     /codon_start=1
                     /transl_table=11
                     /product="hypothetical protein"
                     /translation="MFREKLAQDAALIQDHFDLVLGTLDDLDVTQAMAYATAGGKRLRG
                     FLVLESARLLGVDAARAIWPATGIEALHAYSLVHDDLPCMDDDDLRRGRPTVHVKWDEG
                     TAVLAGDALQTLAFELCVRPEVGNAEMRAELALTLAKASGAQGMVLGQALDIAAETAAE
                     PLTLDEITQLQVGKTGALIEWSACAGARLAQADPAPLRQYAQALGLAFQIADDIMDVEG
                     DAEKAGKRLQKDAEAGKATFVSLLGLDAAKSRAAELVSQACAALDEYGPAAETLKQAAR
                     FVIARDS"
     gene            10068..10934
                     /locus_tag="O11_03237"
     CDS             10949..12877
                     /gene="dxs_3"
                     /locus_tag="O11_03236"
                     /EC_number="2.2.1.7"
                     /inference="ab initio prediction:Prodigal:002006"
                     /inference="similar to AA sequence:UniProtKB:Q9KGU7"
                     /codon_start=1
                     /transl_table=11
                     /product="1-deoxy-D-xylulose-5-phosphate synthase"
                     /db_xref="COG:COG1154"
                     /translation="MSDRPNTPLLDLVSRPADLKQFSDAQLHQVAHELRTETISAVSVT
                     GGHLGAGLGVVELTTALHAVFDTPRDKIIWDVGHQCYPHKILTERRDRIRTLRMKDGLS
                     GFTKRSESPYDPFGAAHSSTSISAALGFAVARDLGGVTPEGLGDAIAVIGDGSMSAGMA
                     FEAMNNAGHLKKRLIVILNDNEMSIAPPVGALSNYLSRIYAEEPFHDLKAAAKGAVSLL
                     PEPFREGAKRAKDMLKGMAMGGTLFEELGFSYLGPIDGHDLDQLLPVLRAVKAKATGPI
                     LIHVLTKKGKGYAPAEQARDKGHATAKFDVVTGEQKKAPSNAPSYTSVFGKTLVEEAAR
                     DDKIVAVTAAMPDGTGLNLFAERYPSRCFDVAIAEQHGVTFSAALAAGGMKPFCAMYST
                     FLQRGYDQVVHDVAIQRLPVRFAVDRAGLVGADGATHAGSFDIAYLANLPGMVVMAAAD
                     EAELMHMVATAVAYDDGPIAFRYPRGEGVGVDLPERGEVLEIGKGRMIQKGARVALLSF
                     GTRLAEVQKAAEALCARGIAPTIADARFAKPLDRDLILDLAANHEALITIEEGAVGGFG
                     SHVAQLLADEGVFDEGLKYRSMVLPDIFIDQANPADMYAVAGMNAEQIEAKVLSILGVT
                     TIGEKRA"
     gene            10949..12877
                     /locus_tag="O11_03236"
                     /gene="dxs_3"
     CDS             13090..13599
                     /gene="napF"
                     /locus_tag="O11_03235"
                     /inference="ab initio prediction:Prodigal:002006"
                     /inference="similar to AA sequence:UniProtKB:P0AAL0"
                     /codon_start=1
                     /transl_table=11
                     /product="Ferredoxin-type protein NapF"
                     /db_xref="COG:COG1145"
                     /translation="MNKLASRRAFLKGKVLRNDQNSIRPPGADAAEFLELCTQCDECRE
                     ACPEDIIKFDTQGFPVVQLDAGPCTFCGDCANACPTGALNPEHIADWPWRAKVAATCLS
                     MNGVSCRVCQDVCDHRAIRFQLQTGGRAEPVLDTDTCTGCGACASACPAGSVSFERHTP
                     PTQEVA"
     gene            13090..13599
                     /locus_tag="O11_03235"
                     /gene="napF"
     CDS             13599..13871
                     /gene="napD"
                     /locus_tag="O11_03234"
                     /inference="ab initio prediction:Prodigal:002006"
                     /inference="protein motif:HAMAP:MF_02200"
                     /codon_start=1
                     /transl_table=11
                     /product="Chaperone NapD"
                     /translation="MNICGCLVHVTPETTQSAQATIAGTNGAEVHAASEDGRIVVVVED
                     TPEKLASETIMDLHQIPGVISLTLTYHHFEDLAETRPHLNASRQI"
     gene            13599..13871
                     /locus_tag="O11_03234"
                     /gene="napD"
     CDS             13889..16381
                     /gene="napA_2"
                     /locus_tag="O11_03233"
                     /EC_number="1.9.6.1"
                     /inference="ab initio prediction:Prodigal:002006"
                     /inference="similar to AA sequence:UniProtKB:P33937"
                     /codon_start=1
                     /transl_table=11
                     /product="Periplasmic nitrate reductase"
                     /db_xref="COG:COG0243"
                     /translation="MTISESRRTFLKSTAAAATASAAGLQLATGQASAQVGNPDIRWDK
                     AACRFCGTGCSVLVGTKDGRVVATQGDPDAPVNRGLNCIKGYFLSKIMYGKDRLTTPML
                     RKTNGEYDKNGEFEPVSWDEAFDVMAAKWKEALAKKGPTSVGMFGSGQWTVWEGYAAAK
                     MMKAGFRSNNIDPNARHCMASAVVGFMRTFGIDEPMGCYDDFEHADTFVLWGSNMAEMH
                     PILWSRLTDTRLTKPGSEVHVLSTYEHRSFELADNGMVFAPQTDLAILNYIANYIIQNG
                     AVNEEFVKNHVNITKTATDIGYGLRDNNPLQQEAENPNSGKLEPISFEEYAEAVSEYTL
                     EYTSELSGVPASQLERLAQQYADPNRKVMSLWTMGFNQHTRGSWVNSLMYNVHLLVGKI
                     SEPGNSPFSLTGQPSACGTAREVGTFAHRLPADMVVANDKHREICETAWKIPAGTIPPK
                     PGFHAVLQHRKLKDGDLNAYWVQCTNNMQAAPNINEEGYPGYRNPENFIAVSDPYPTVT
                     ALSADLILPTAMWVEKEGAYGNAERRTQFWRQQVKAPGEAKSDLWQLMEFSKRFTVEEV
                     WGEELLATMPEHRGKTMYDVLFSNGTIDQFPLSETAEGFDNDESEHFGFYVQKGLFEEY
                     ANFGRGHAHDLAPFETYHQARGLRWPVVDGKETLYRFREGYDPYVPEGADVKFYGHKDG
                     KAKIIFAPYEPAPEVPDEEFNLWLCTGRVLEHWHSGSMTRRVPELHRAYPAAVVYMHPD
                     DARDRGLRRGQEIVLSTRRGEVNSRVETRGRNKVPRGLVFMPWFDEGQLTNKLTLDATC
                     PLSKETDFKKCACKIERA"
     gene            13889..16381
                     /locus_tag="O11_03233"
                     /gene="napA_2"
     CDS             16409..17227
                     /gene="napG"
                     /locus_tag="O11_03232"
                     /inference="ab initio prediction:Prodigal:002006"
                     /inference="similar to AA sequence:UniProtKB:P0AAL3"
                     /codon_start=1
                     /transl_table=11
                     /product="Ferredoxin-type protein NapG"
                     /db_xref="COG:COG1145"
                     /translation="MSRVGSPLSPQRRRFLQDSARVAGGCVAAGSLLAWLARDARALPA
                     EALRPPGALPEKDFLSACIRCGLCVRDCPYDTLKLAELGVDAVATGTPYFTARDVPCEM
                     CDDIPCVAACPTGALDPGLDNIDDAKMGVAVLVDQENCLNFLGLRCDVCYRVCPVIDGA
                     ITLETEHNARSGSHAIFIPTVHADHCTGCGVCEKSCVLPEAAIKVLPIRLARGSTADHY
                     LKGWEEKEAKGAPVVEGIIDLPDRLPGPGTDNLVAPGGFEPSFKLPEVTQ"
     gene            16409..17227
                     /locus_tag="O11_03232"
                     /gene="napG"
     CDS             17224..18135
                     /gene="napH"
                     /locus_tag="O11_03231"
                     /inference="ab initio prediction:Prodigal:002006"
                     /inference="similar to AA sequence:UniProtKB:P33934"
                     /codon_start=1
                     /transl_table=11
                     /product="Ferredoxin-type protein NapH"
                     /db_xref="COG:COG0348"
                     /translation="MTARTHMPLGQEAIASKGWLSAHKYLLLRRASQLFFLVLFLLGPW
                     FGIWIVQGTLAGSLTLGVLPLTDPFVFLQSLIAGHWPELTAAIGAAIVLVAYALIGGRV
                     YCSWVCPINPVTDCAHWLHRKLGLQKGWQPKRGTRLWIMATVLIVSGLTGAIAWELVNP
                     ITMLHRGLIFGMGFVWAMVAAIFLFDLFVSRHGWCGHICPVGAFYGLIGSKAMLRVSAA
                     NRSACDDCMDCYAVCPENHVISPALKGKDTPLILSPDCTNCGRCIDICAEDVFKFTHRF
                     DALTVAPPEPTAAPQPRASRPF"
     gene            17224..18135
                     /locus_tag="O11_03231"
                     /gene="napH"
     CDS             18148..18582
                     /gene="napB"
                     /locus_tag="O11_03230"
                     /inference="ab initio prediction:Prodigal:002006"
                     /inference="similar to AA sequence:UniProtKB:P0ABL3"
                     /codon_start=1
                     /transl_table=11
                     /product="Periplasmic nitrate reductase, electron transfer
                     subunit"
                     /db_xref="COG:COG3043"
                     /translation="MKKPILVGLALIPPLLLGGLALAQSAGVNSLRGAEVDEPAVLDQV
                     HRTVEGRMQRNYRQQPPLIPHSIEQYQIDLRTNQCLSCHDWTKAGERNAPTLSMTHYLD
                     REGRELDQIAGTRYFCNQCHVPQADALPLVDNTFEPSSGN"
     gene            18148..18582
                     /locus_tag="O11_03230"
                     /gene="napB"
     CDS             18609..19301
                     /gene="napC"
                     /locus_tag="O11_03229"
                     /inference="ab initio prediction:Prodigal:002006"
                     /inference="similar to AA sequence:UniProtKB:P0ABL5"
                     /codon_start=1
                     /transl_table=11
                     /product="Cytochrome c-type protein NapC"
                     /db_xref="COG:COG3005"
                     /translation="MSDSQEKQGLIRRLWTWFWSPIAVLSVGFTLLAGFLAGILFWGGF
                     HWTLELTNTEEFCTSCHTMEVNLGEYRETIHYNNHSGVRAICSDCHVPDEWNHKIKAKI
                     MAVKDVYHELAGTISTPEKYEDHRLAMATAVWKKMKASDSRECRNCHNFDYMDFTIQET
                     RAANEHQRAIDNGMTCIDCHQGIAHSLPPNYLETYEKIAKEIDGEVLQEHAAASGDDIR
                     AFLNKNSD"
     gene            18609..19301
                     /locus_tag="O11_03229"
                     /gene="napC"
     CDS             19314..19571
                     /locus_tag="O11_03228"
                     /inference="ab initio prediction:Prodigal:002006"
                     /codon_start=1
                     /transl_table=11
                     /product="hypothetical protein"
                     /translation="MLEILGTIGGNVLGLPGILGLALGMMTRQYWLGALLGGLVGLIAP
                     LLFAGWQFSHVGAMALIIAIIVGVCAGTLGTAIRRKGATV"
     gene            19314..19571
                     /locus_tag="O11_03228"
     CDS             complement(19599..20423)
                     /locus_tag="O11_03227"
                     /inference="ab initio prediction:Prodigal:002006"
                     /codon_start=1
                     /transl_table=11
                     /product="hypothetical protein"
                     /translation="MTIVKFTQHKTMVHNCRLWHSVGQGWTNRARAPAGSNRGILLSHE
                     AQKAIARQSLLLRSLPEQHVETLLSHAIWRQYDRGETIFLQEETAQAIHVVLEGWVKLF
                     RMTPTGAEAVVSVFTRGDSFGEAVALRNVPYPVSAEAVSACDVMHIPSPILISLMKEDP
                     EIGISILAATFTHLHSLVAQLEQLKAQTGAQRVAEFLLNLCDTDAGECEVSLPYDKMLI
                     AGRLGMKPESLSRAFSRLKAVGVKINRNHAVISDIALLRDYAESDPAENWGR"
     gene            complement(19599..20423)
                     /locus_tag="O11_03227"
     CDS             20486..21709
                     /gene="hemA_2"
                     /locus_tag="O11_03226"
                     /EC_number="2.3.1.37"
                     /inference="ab initio prediction:Prodigal:002006"
                     /inference="similar to AA sequence:UniProtKB:P18079"
                     /codon_start=1
                     /transl_table=11
                     /product="5-aminolevulinate synthase"
                     /db_xref="COG:COG0156"
                     /translation="MDYERYFSQSLNDLREEGNYRVFIDLQRRCGSFPNARQTDGSVQR
                     NVRIWCSNDYLGMGQHPSVIGAMHDALDRCGAGAGGTRNISGTTHDHVLLEAELADLHG
                     KESALLFTSGYVSNWAALGTLAAKIPDLIVFSDALNHASMIEGIRHSRAQKVIWKHNDL
                     EDLEAKLAAADPDAPKMIAFESVYSMDGDIAPIKEICDLADKYGAMTYLDEVHAVGLYG
                     PRGGGIAERDRLMDRLTVIEGTLGKAFGVVGGYIAASAALCDFVRSFASGFIFTTALPP
                     SIAAGAAASIRHLKQSNAERDLQKARVAQVRARLDAEGIPHIPNPSHIIPVMVGDPVKC
                     KFISDTLLEEFGIYIQPINYPTVPKGTERLRITPSPVHTDEDIDHLVGALSALWQRCQI
                     ARMPMAAQ"
     gene            20486..21709
                     /locus_tag="O11_03226"
                     /gene="hemA_2"
     CDS             complement(21770..22057)
                     /locus_tag="O11_03225"
                     /inference="ab initio prediction:Prodigal:002006"
                     /codon_start=1
                     /transl_table=11
                     /product="hypothetical protein"
                     /translation="MAAASSFPKYARWRLPNALTRAWLTLLMLSVASALLTVLPIPPAA
                     LAGGILILALAKCRIILARYLDLANSPAWLRGFTMVTTGFAIIIFVLYLI"
     gene            complement(21770..22057)
                     /locus_tag="O11_03225"
     CDS             complement(22063..22611)
                     /gene="ctaE_2"
                     /locus_tag="O11_03224"
                     /EC_number="1.9.3.1"
                     /inference="ab initio prediction:Prodigal:002006"
                     /inference="similar to AA sequence:UniProtKB:Q9AEL8"
                     /codon_start=1
                     /transl_table=11
                     /product="Cytochrome c oxidase subunit 3"
                     /db_xref="COG:COG1845"
                     /translation="MSDTSLIDELPGELLMWVLIISELLVFGAGLIAFMGVRLTDPAGF
                     AEAQSHLYRTGAALNTAVLVTSGYLAAQALHWRQIARRLAARLALIAAAALGVVFLVIK
                     GVEYAGKAAQGITYETHPFFLFYYLLTGFHAAHVLAGVGILLLVAWRDDPRNIEAGAQF
                     WHMVDLIWILLFPVIYLLG"
     gene            complement(22063..22611)
                     /locus_tag="O11_03224"
                     /gene="ctaE_2"
     CDS             complement(22608..24530)
                     /locus_tag="O11_03223"
                     /inference="ab initio prediction:Prodigal:002006"
                     /codon_start=1
                     /transl_table=11
                     /product="hypothetical protein"
                     /translation="MVRIDFEPWEPEETIGKLWHTLASRLDAPEVHDGAAVDLSEVAGR
                     LAVLFRGLGGSPGVELRPVSPEVSRHRLSWRRKLATEVELMPRASFDGEVLRLPDRLAV
                     FPAREANGALFVWLAAAAAHAGTRIDEDDPLRADLRALIAAQSMVEATLDDAPGLRPLY
                     YELCKGVLHHRDIPGLPPEEAAVEELLRYMLGDPAPLSARAEQLLTLDDDLTAPRGYQH
                     LRPVPLWPELRAVGFSEHNEVENPDTEGPPEESGEKTHRARRRKSDQANRSDSFILHKF
                     EAILSWAEFLNINRRIDDDDPDNAKKAADDQEEIGLGQISKAPPTKLKLHLDLAPEDVN
                     RERLSGRILYPEWDVRTGHYLPDHVNVLLSDADIREDSAEFGKDPATARRIRAVKRQFE
                     ALRPGRVMTRGHLDGDQLDIEAAVRAETDRHASGEGNERVWMQSRPEARDLAVSILLDV
                     SRSTESAVTGRAVIDIEREALAALAWGLNACGDDFAIHAFSSLKRQRVYVQRCKRFDEP
                     MGRLVEQRIASLRPGHYTRLGAAIRHCSADLASQSRKRRLLLVITDGKPNDLDHYEGRH
                     GIEDTRQAIREARRVGQSVFGVTIDKTGKSWFPRMFGQGGFAVIPDPHRLTMALPQIYR
                     QLVGA"
     gene            complement(22608..24530)
                     /locus_tag="O11_03223"
     CDS             complement(24540..25349)
                     /gene="nirQ"
                     /locus_tag="O11_03222"
                     /inference="ab initio prediction:Prodigal:002006"
                     /inference="similar to AA sequence:UniProtKB:Q02441"
                     /codon_start=1
                     /transl_table=11
                     /product="Denitrification regulatory protein NirQ"
                     /db_xref="COG:COG0714"
                     /translation="MDGSMKLNEGAANAPFYLAQGDECDVFTAAYNNDLPVLLKGPTGC
                     GKTRFVAHMAAKLGRPLYTVACHDDLAAADLIGRYLLKGGETVWVDGPLTRAVREGAIC
                     YLDEVVEARKDVTVVLHPLTDDRRILPIDRTGEELEAAPGFMLVASYNPGYQNILKTLK
                     PSTRQRFISLEFDFPSPEMEAEVVAQESGLALERCKPLIRLANKLRGLKGQDLEEGVST
                     RLVVYAATLIAQGMSTDRAILAAMIEPLTDDEDIKRGLLDLVTAVFG"
     gene            complement(24540..25349)
                     /locus_tag="O11_03222"
                     /gene="nirQ"
     CDS             complement(25355..26722)
                     /gene="norB"
                     /locus_tag="O11_03221"
                     /EC_number="1.7.2.5"
                     /inference="ab initio prediction:Prodigal:002006"
                     /inference="similar to AA sequence:UniProtKB:P98008"
                     /codon_start=1
                     /transl_table=11
                     /product="Nitric oxide reductase subunit B"
                     /translation="MKYESQKIAYAYFAVAMALFAIQVIGGLLAGFIYVFPNFLSELLP
                     FNIVRMLHTNSLIVWLILGFFGAAYFLIPEEAEREIHSPKLAYLQLIILVVGTLGVVVT
                     YVFNLFEGNWLLGKEGREFLEQPKWVKMGIVVAALIFLYNVSMTVLKGKKTAITNILLL
                     GLWGLALLFLFAFYNPGNLSLDKQYWWYVVHLWVEGVWELIMASILAYLMLKLTGVDRE
                     IVEKWLYVIVAAALFSGILGTGHHYYWIGTPGYWQWIGSIFSSLEVIPFFAMMAFAFVM
                     VWKGRRDHPNKAALLWSLGCATLAFFGAGVWGFLHTLHGVNYYTHGTQITAAHGHLAFY
                     GAYVCLNLAIFSYAMPILKNRDPYNQVLNMGSFWLMTSGMVFMTFVLTFGGTVQTHMQR
                     VVGDYFMDVQDQIAIFYWMRLGSGVVVVLGALLFIYSIWVPRKEVIEPGAAETPAE"
     gene            complement(25355..26722)
                     /locus_tag="O11_03221"
                     /gene="norB"
     CDS             complement(26739..27188)
                     /gene="norC"
                     /locus_tag="O11_03220"
                     /inference="ab initio prediction:Prodigal:002006"
                     /inference="similar to AA sequence:UniProtKB:Q52527"
                     /codon_start=1
                     /transl_table=11
                     /product="Nitric oxide reductase subunit C"
                     /db_xref="COG:COG2010"
                     /translation="MREVMTKSMARNIFYGGSLFFILIFLALSAHSHLYIVNSENSAKL
                     DESVVRGKHVWEKHACINCHTIMGEGAYYAPEVANVMTRWGVLDDPESAFEALKGWMEA
                     QPTGIPGRRQMPNFNLSDEEIRDLANFLIWTDNIDAQGWPPNEAG"
     gene            complement(26739..27188)
                     /locus_tag="O11_03220"
                     /gene="norC"
     CDS             27491..28540
                     /locus_tag="O11_03219"
                     /inference="ab initio prediction:Prodigal:002006"
                     /codon_start=1
                     /transl_table=11
                     /product="hypothetical protein"
                     /translation="MPINIYGAFRTDTTMTDNTATFATLGATFQISQYSQITIDDGADG
                     SVIEGDNIVNESPNDPTQTYLGEVFIWDYTIEVNDGVNTYQIGVMDWDENGDGDFDFPT
                     AEQGYFIGFIGDIPPLNTTLTVGSVVDNGANIDVDTVVPCFCAGTLIDTPTGPRAIETL
                     STGDKVVTLDHGPQVIRWIGSRTLDASELARKPRLHPIRIAAGSLGSGLPRRDLLVSPQ
                     HRMLIRSNIAIRMFDSEEVLVPAHKLVGIPGITVEEDAQNVVYYHILFDRHEIVLAEGA
                     PSESLFTGQQALKAIHPEALAEIVALFPELASQDHQPVAARQIPRQGRKIHSLLRRHKK
                     NDRALIRPS"
     gene            27491..28540
                     /locus_tag="O11_03219"
     CDS             complement(28566..29756)
                     /locus_tag="O11_03218"
                     /inference="ab initio prediction:Prodigal:002006"
                     /codon_start=1
                     /transl_table=11
                     /product="hypothetical protein"
                     /translation="MPAMIARVLSEGFRVFFLSAGLFGLFAGGAWGVWLTTQTGLVGYE
                     NPTYAMNPPMWHAHEMIFGYATAALGGFLLTAVPNWTGTPEARVQFIVIAAGIWLAGRI
                     AMWFSGALPPGLVAVFDLAFVPILAAKIASQLIRRPKPQNMIFLLLLSYFWIANLLTHL
                     DWMGITGGTLDIGLRVGLLTLCSMIAILGGRITPAFTRNAMKRAGKPEAAWPVSVAALD
                     KASMGLALLLPLSVFLFGLGKIAGGMAVALGITQILRMSRWRARWAIRQPILVALHLGL
                     GMLALGLVLWGVAVLGIGSEIGALHVLGIGCVGGMTLAVMSRAALGHSGRALVAPPPMA
                     VAYGLMASSAILRWVGSVTDQGYLVMMLVSDGLWISAIVLYLITMWPALTGPRIAS"
     gene            complement(28566..29756)
                     /locus_tag="O11_03218"
     CDS             30001..31677
                     /gene="nirS_2"
                     /locus_tag="O11_03217"
                     /EC_number="1.7.2.1"
                     /inference="ab initio prediction:Prodigal:002006"
                     /inference="similar to AA sequence:UniProtKB:P24040"
                     /codon_start=1
                     /transl_table=11
                     /product="Nitrite reductase"
                     /translation="MSLGISYDKTGRAFGVGLAMLLGSVAAPAFAEEPTLSDEAFESSK
                     QLYFEQCAGCHGVLRKGATGKNLEPHWKKTAADGTVTEGGTLQLGQERLEKIIAWGTEG
                     GMNNFSDIMTEQEIKDMATYIMMEAPKPPEMSLEQMKETRKVYVEEADYPTEPLHGRNW
                     ENFFVVIERDVGKVAVIDGDTKEVLTHIPTGYAVHVLKASEHHSITEPEHPGRFWYTMG
                     RDGKMTKIDLWQKPENMLVSEVKIAYDARDVAVSGDGKYVIGGGYWPPHFAIVDAQTME
                     PVKVVSTRGTNVDGEYVEEARVAAIYTTPNEPTWIVAVKELGQLWQVDYTDLDNLRIDK
                     INSAKFLHDGFFDPTGRYFQIAANASNKMVVVDTETHKLEAMIDTAALPHPGPGANWVD
                     PNCGPVAGTTHLGVGTVTVWGNDPEGHPDQAWKTCYEVETDGPGLFVRTHPNSDYIWAD
                     QTKHPEPEIQQSVQVISKETGEIVKTIQITEDEGSAAVHFEFNADGTEVWVSKWNLSDS
                     KEPNGQIVIFDAKTLEEIGRIEGLYAPTGKFNVYNRSNHVT"
     gene            30001..31677
                     /locus_tag="O11_03217"
                     /gene="nirS_2"
     CDS             31802..33592
                     /locus_tag="O11_03216"
                     /inference="ab initio prediction:Prodigal:002006"
                     /codon_start=1
                     /transl_table=11
                     /product="hypothetical protein"
                     /translation="MTSEPDKKKPIWRRYFLWGMPVAGIAAAFVGGIIFWGGFNTAMEA
                     TNTKDFCISCHEMRDFVYEEYTGTIHDVNRSGVGAVCSDCHVPKDWTHKIIRKIKASKE
                     LYGKMVGTINTREKFEAKRVHLAMNEWERMKSSDSRECRNCHDFESMMPEFQKPRARQQ
                     HLNAMTVGQTCIDCHKGIAHSDARDRADEEYLEKLEAPNPSFIREIPPEYLASLERIEA
                     KEAAEAEAEKAAKQAQHEAMQAQIAAAVDAAVAEERAKAGGEEAAAPSGGGGGSDVGSD
                     IDWNAVAATDLKLFYPGQASFEWVQNGKFHGGARPLTKGGDQCTTCHAKELDTIGNKIV
                     AGGELEPTPIPGKRGVIDATVQAAHDDQNLYVRLQWPDAGHNPAPFVDGGKMDPDNQIK
                     VAMMITGTGIELGEQVGCWASCHADNTYMPFAPEADAIAGNADVAGRMTTQDTVTKYIS
                     ESRTEVEIKGRRGKALGGWDKLQAAEQIEQYLADGTYLDLMRVYADGSATNGYLLEQRV
                     VNDGEIAASASLDAGMWTVVFTRPLNSGAPGDVPLEAGQTYTVGFAIHDDFAAARFHHV
                     TLDTSLALDDDSAFINVVKQ"
     gene            31802..33592
                     /locus_tag="O11_03216"
     CDS             33647..34048
                     /locus_tag="O11_03215"
                     /inference="ab initio prediction:Prodigal:002006"
                     /codon_start=1
                     /transl_table=11
                     /product="hypothetical protein"
                     /translation="MKPQHLLPALLFLAAPAWADETAELCAEAEERYAELFGQPSSSIE
                     DAEVVLMYKYTFCPVELTVKAGTTVRWVNVDKRTSHSVLLKDGSEPESDRLFPEETVEL
                     TFLTPGPQEYLCGPHWETQNMIGMITVEP"
     gene            33647..34048
                     /locus_tag="O11_03215"
     CDS             34239..35000
                     /gene="sumT_2"
                     /locus_tag="O11_03214"
                     /EC_number="2.1.1.107"
                     /inference="ab initio prediction:Prodigal:002006"
                     /inference="similar to AA sequence:UniProtKB:O34744"
                     /codon_start=1
                     /transl_table=11
                     /product="Uroporphyrinogen-III C-methyltransferase"
                     /db_xref="COG:COG0007"
                     /translation="MSGKVFLIGAGPGDPELMTLRALRMLQEADVVVYDRLVSTDILNL
                     HAEGARLIPVGKAPKCHTVPQDRINEILVEEASAGHTVARLKGGDPMIFGRGSEEAAHL
                     MANGIPVEYAPGITAAQGASCSTGVPLTHRGLATSVQYVTGHRQADKVLDLDWKRLADP
                     DSTLVVYMGVANIGQIAMGLMTKNLPGSTPVLAVGKATTPDEHRMVSRLDRLAADVRDA
                     DLKAPTLFIIGKVVSLFAERPVAELLEQAHG"
     gene            34239..35000
                     /locus_tag="O11_03214"
                     /gene="sumT_2"
     CDS             34993..35376
                     /locus_tag="O11_03213"
                     /inference="ab initio prediction:Prodigal:002006"
                     /codon_start=1
                     /transl_table=11
                     /product="hypothetical protein"
                     /translation="MAKFGSRRSGGSLSLPDGAAKGPGWTARAVLTTAVLVATSAFAAD
                     TLDPNALKRLVHQDCGSCHGLSLKGGLGPDLRSETLEHYDADVLTGVILDGIPDTAMPP
                     WRPLISEEEAEWIARYLLAQEAQ"
     gene            34993..35376
                     /locus_tag="O11_03213"
     CDS             35373..36518
                     /locus_tag="O11_03212"
                     /inference="ab initio prediction:Prodigal:002006"
                     /codon_start=1
                     /transl_table=11
                     /product="hypothetical protein"
                     /translation="MKQLILTLAATLLMTTAQAEPTATGDLGLVIERAKGSVLLVDQSD
                     RAALARIEGLGDLSHASLVYSPDERFAYVFGRDGGLTKVDIVTRQIVNRVVQAGNAIGG
                     AISDDGKLVAVSNYEPGGVRVFDADTLEMVADIPTDSKTIGLVDAPGRRFVFTMWDTGE
                     TWIADFTKGDPAITKIADMGKNPYDALITANGRTYITGLFGEDGLTALDLWSDNPEPIR
                     VLPDYGRGQEEMPVYKMPHLEGWALTGREFVLPAVGHHEVLWIDSDTLTETGRTQTHGQ
                     PVFAMARPDGRQVWVNFAHPLNDTIQVIDSVSKEIIHEFKPGPAVLHMEFTPRGHEVWI
                     SVRDANKVMVYDTQTFEKLREIEADSPSGIFFTARAHRTGL"
     gene            35373..36518
                     /locus_tag="O11_03212"
     CDS             36520..37509
                     /locus_tag="O11_03211"
                     /inference="ab initio prediction:Prodigal:002006"
                     /codon_start=1
                     /transl_table=11
                     /product="hypothetical protein"
                     /translation="MQHITDPIDRRLLDDFQRDFPIVERPFQVLANALGLEEAEVLDRL
                     ARMRKTGRITRVGATIAPGAVSASTLAAVAAPEERLEEVAALIDAEPGVNHNYQREDDW
                     NLWFVATGPDRTHVNDTLARISQRSGLRVLDLRLVRPFNIDLGFRMSGETRNAPGPRKV
                     DRSAMREGDRPLLQALSSGLSLVSDPYAALARTLNRDPDDVMDRVAALHRAGIISRLGV
                     IVRHRALGWSANAMVVWDMPAEQVSSAGPALAAHPGVTLCYERNPVEDIWPYRLYSMIH
                     ARSRPEAMEVLAGAAALPELFGAQRKVLFSTRCFKQTGALIQPKEAAA"
     gene            36520..37509
                     /locus_tag="O11_03211"
     CDS             37506..37955
                     /locus_tag="O11_03210"
                     /inference="ab initio prediction:Prodigal:002006"
                     /codon_start=1
                     /transl_table=11
                     /product="hypothetical protein"
                     /translation="MTLDDTDRAILNRMQDDLPLTSHPYSEIAQEMGIAESDLLARLTR
                     MKDERVITRFGPFFDAAAMGGAFCLCAMAVPPRDFENVLTKVNAHPEVAHNYERTHRLN
                     MWFVLATETPEGIAATAEAIERETGIAVLQFPKLQEFFIGFRVAA"
     gene            37506..37955
                     /locus_tag="O11_03210"
     CDS             37952..38434
                     /locus_tag="O11_03209"
                     /inference="ab initio prediction:Prodigal:002006"
                     /codon_start=1
                     /transl_table=11
                     /product="hypothetical protein"
                     /translation="MIDAKDREIIEALQGGLPLVPAPYAKVADGLGLDEKTLMSRLADM
                     KSRGVIRRIAAAPNHYKLGMTSNGMTVWDVDDDRVAELGAQIGSLPFVTHCYERPRALP
                     DWPYNLFAMVHGADRDEVEDKRAEIAAILGDACRAKDILYSTRILKKTGLRLKKKG"
     gene            37952..38434
                     /locus_tag="O11_03209"
     CDS             38438..39652
                     /gene="pqqE"
                     /locus_tag="O11_03208"
                     /EC_number="1.21.98.4"
                     /inference="ab initio prediction:Prodigal:002006"
                     /inference="protein motif:HAMAP:MF_00660"
                     /codon_start=1
                     /transl_table=11
                     /product="PqqA peptide cyclase"
                     /translation="MFRLTEYMHQLVKPTPVRKRRSGPVKPVVIWNLTRRCNLKCRHCY
                     TVSADVAFPGELSHEQAMVTLEDLGQFRVPALILSGGEPLDRFDFFDIANRARDLVPML
                     ALSTNGTRIYDETADMIADVGFNYVGISLDGIGATNDWFRGVEGAFADALRGVRECKKR
                     GIKVGLRFCLTEGTQHHLPDLLQLCDDEGVDKFYLSHLVYAGRGDKNRGEDAEHLRTRK
                     GLDLLLERAWEAASGGRLLDIVTGNNDADAGYFLNWVRAHFDDDKAAHVREHLAAWGGN
                     SSGLGVANIDNLGRVHPDTYWSDYTVGNVKTKSFSELWTGDDPMLAMLRTRPRPLKGRC
                     GACQLKDVCGGNTRIRALQLTGDPWAEDPACYLSNEEIGVDGASERLQVTPFRGKSHDP
                     AHQFF"
     gene            38438..39652
                     /locus_tag="O11_03208"
                     /gene="pqqE"
     CDS             39627..41180
                     /gene="nirS_1"
                     /locus_tag="O11_03207"
                     /EC_number="1.7.2.1"
                     /inference="ab initio prediction:Prodigal:002006"
                     /inference="similar to AA sequence:UniProtKB:P24474"
                     /codon_start=1
                     /transl_table=11
                     /product="Nitrite reductase"
                     /db_xref="COG:COG2010"
                     /translation="MIRRISSFDTLKIGAFCSLLLAGTAWADASSDYAEHCASCHGENR
                     LGGVGPALIPETLKRMRGPRVAAVIAEGRIATQMPAFSYELDALQIEELAGWLKSPLET
                     DPEWGEADIMASRTLDEDYIPVDAPVWDSDPMNITLAVETGDHHVSVLDGDTFEVLDRF
                     ETPFAVHGGPKFSPDGRYVFIMSRDGWVQKYDIWALKQVGRVRAGLNSRNIAMSGDGKW
                     VAVANYLPNSLTLLSTEDLSVAKVIDVKSKKGKPSRVSAVYQAPPRESFVLALKDVPEI
                     WEVFYGANPPQSGLGHDFRIEGQFKNPDPFPVRKITTPDYLDDFFFDQSYEYVMGASRD
                     GKGGQVIDLVIGHKVADLDLPGMPHLGSGITWKHGDSTVMATPHLTDGTVSVIDMETWE
                     TVKRIKTEGPGFFMRSHENSPYVWADVFFGPNKDAMHVIDKQSLEIVKTLRPAPGKTVA
                     HVEFTKDGSHALVSIWEDDGAVIVYDAQTLEEVRRLPMRKPSGKYNVWNKITFSEGTSH
                     "
     gene            39627..41180
                     /locus_tag="O11_03207"
                     /gene="nirS_1"
     CDS             41209..41400
                     /locus_tag="O11_03206"
                     /inference="ab initio prediction:Prodigal:002006"
                     /codon_start=1
                     /transl_table=11
                     /product="hypothetical protein"
                     /translation="MLLYPATALTVAINLFLAGLILHSAGFGAIGPVPAILWSIPLGIP
                     AAWLAGRWVRGLMDEADG"
     gene            41209..41400
                     /locus_tag="O11_03206"
     CDS             41506..41970
                     /locus_tag="O11_03205"
                     /inference="ab initio prediction:Prodigal:002006"
                     /codon_start=1
                     /transl_table=11
                     /product="hypothetical protein"
                     /translation="MPALVPLHNLPARAVRAAAGLAGMLLLLLQTFGTALASPGESVWV
                     EICSEGGAVWVEVDLEEGTEDPTAYCPKCADCALCAVTSAAPVPELAQVPQIGIFLVVQ
                     VQNSKSSVLYNSDRLWPETRGPPCPTQNTSERAPRASMASTLSIGGAPWS"
     gene            41506..41970
                     /locus_tag="O11_03205"
     CDS             41961..44138
                     /locus_tag="O11_03204"
                     /inference="ab initio prediction:Prodigal:002006"
                     /codon_start=1
                     /transl_table=11
                     /product="hypothetical protein"
                     /translation="MVVSRAIHFLLAFALSCLMAISAQADSLASFLPEIEPADLAPGAD
                     AFGPVRDDVPVAPVLKGGETVAWAFLTSDFVGTTGYSGKPIHVVAAIDDDAVLTGVQLV
                     KHSEPIVLIGIPNSRMVELTEGYAGLDLKVEAETGGEGHDLDIISGATVTIMVIDDSLV
                     RGGIKVARALGLGGLSPLQADGPKREVDMAQDAVYDWTTLSGDGSIRRLTLDVGQVNAA
                     FEATGDQRAIKRPEPGEPDDTFIDMHVALVSVPSIGKSLLGEAEYQNLVEWLDEGEQAI
                     LVLGRGAYSFKGSGYVRGGIFDRIQLIQGDNSVRFFDKQQERLGRVAAPDAPSFTELDI
                     FKIPAEAEFNPAEPFRLQLLVQRAVGAVDKTFLTFDLGYKLPEQYLLPVAAPTVVDDAT
                     GEAAAKAALWKRIWKDRTVEIAGLGVMLLVLTATFFFQFHATMNARVFYWFRIGYLTLT
                     LFFIGWYANAQLSVVNLMALAGSLRTGFSWDAFLLDPLVFIQWFAVAAALLFWGRGAYC
                     GWLCPFGALQELTNKIARALKVPQWTLPWGLNERLWPAKYMIFLGLFGLSFVSIPLAET
                     YAEIEPFKTAIILKFMRDWPFVVFALTLLGIGLFIERFYCRYLCPLGGALAIPARIRMF
                     DWLRRYKECGSPCQTCANECPVQAIHPTGEINPNECVTCLHCQVLYQSEDKCPVVIRQL
                     KRRAKTGSVNIKAPLGQPPANHPNAKPQSVS"
     gene            41961..44138
                     /locus_tag="O11_03204"
     CDS             44154..46061
                     /gene="nosZ"
                     /locus_tag="O11_03203"
                     /EC_number="1.7.2.4"
                     /inference="ab initio prediction:Prodigal:002006"
                     /inference="similar to AA sequence:UniProtKB:P94127"
                     /codon_start=1
                     /transl_table=11
                     /product="Nitrous-oxide reductase"
                     /translation="MSEQDNKLNITRRGMLGATATGAVLAGTGLGSTLMTAKQASAAAN
                     ANLEPGELDEYYGFWSSGQTGELRILGFPSMRELMRVPVFNRCSATGWGQTNESLKIMT
                     DGLLPETKEFLAKRGMKTYDNGDLHHPHMSFTDGTYDGRYLFMNDKANTRVARVRCDVM
                     KCDKITEIPNAKAIHGLRPQKFPRTGYVFANGEDETPLVNDGTVLDDPSQYVNIFTALD
                     GDTMEVAWQVIVSGNLDNTDCDYQGKYAYSTSYNSEMGMNLAEMTENELDHVVVFNLAE
                     IEKGIEAGDYQELKGVKVLDGRKGQNKKYTRYIPIPNSPHGINTAPDGKHVCINGKLSP
                     TVSIMDVTKLDALFESDADPRSCIVGEPQLGLGPLHTAYDGQGNAFTTLFLDSQIVKWN
                     MDKAIRAYAGEDVDPIISKVDVHYQPGHNSTSMGETKDADGKWLISMNKFSKDRFLNVG
                     PLKPENEQLIDISSDEMKVVHDGPTFAEPHDSIIVRSDIVNPVNVWDRNDVTWEDARKQ
                     AEADGVDLEEGAEEPIRDGNKVRVYMTSQAPTFSLEKFTVKQGDEVTIFVTNLDDVDDV
                     THGFCLGNYGIAFEIGPMATASITFTADRPGVHWFYCQWFCHALHMEMRGRMLVEPQGA
                     "
     gene            44154..46061
                     /locus_tag="O11_03203"
                     /gene="nosZ"
     CDS             46065..47321
                     /gene="nosD"
                     /locus_tag="O11_03202"
                     /inference="ab initio prediction:Prodigal:002006"
                     /inference="similar to AA sequence:UniProtKB:P19843"
                     /codon_start=1
                     /transl_table=11
                     /product="putative ABC transporter binding protein NosD"
                     /translation="MRWPLLIPLLLGSPLWAADWDVPNRAGAIKETLAQAADGDTLRLS
                     PGVYTETLVLDRPVTLDGLGQATIDGQGNGSVITVTGPGVTVRGLTVIGSGSSHEGIDS
                     GIQLTKTAKAPVVEDNVLLGNLYGVDIHGAKDSIVRGNRIEGRLDQRMNDRGNGVYVWN
                     APGAVVDGNDIRYGRDGIFVNSSKKNTFTNNLFRDLRFAVHYMYADNSVVSDNVSIGND
                     LGYAVMFTTNVTVANNISIGDREHGVMLNYANKSTITGNVVKGAKEKCTFLYNSNKNEF
                     TDNWFQGCGIGIHFTAGSERNRIVGNSFIGNRTQVKYVSTKWVEWSEDGRGNYWSDFAA
                     YDVDGNGIADAPYRPNDSMDHVLWTQPSAKLLLGSPAVQLVRWSQSAFPALLPGGVMDS
                     NPLMQAPEPPAMKKVPHDG"
     gene            46065..47321
                     /locus_tag="O11_03202"
                     /gene="nosD"
     CDS             47311..48204
                     /gene="nosF"
                     /locus_tag="O11_03201"
                     /inference="ab initio prediction:Prodigal:002006"
                     /inference="similar to AA sequence:UniProtKB:P19844"
                     /codon_start=1
                     /transl_table=11
                     /product="putative ABC transporter ATP-binding protein
                     NosF"
                     /db_xref="COG:COG1131"
                     /translation="MTDKALSIDHVLKDRGKTRVLDDITLSLAPGQRVALLGHNGAGKS
                     TLIKSILGLTPIHGGAIRIGDATPGSAQARRETAYLPEAVSFHPALTGREQLTLFAQLS
                     GAKADVSGLLDRVGLSDALDRRIGTYSKGMRQRLGLAQVLLGQPKVALLDEPTSGLDPI
                     SRQDLYAIIDELAAQGTAVLIASHALTEVEARTDRIAIMRKGQMVADDTLNNLSALAGL
                     PIRLKVRASANPDVLAAELGGSRINGASVELLCTPEDKMEALRRIAGLGDAVADVEMTP
                     PKLEDLYRHYAQEDLQ"
     gene            47311..48204
                     /locus_tag="O11_03201"
                     /gene="nosF"
     CDS             48201..49022
                     /gene="nosY"
                     /locus_tag="O11_03200"
                     /inference="ab initio prediction:Prodigal:002006"
                     /inference="similar to AA sequence:UniProtKB:P19845"
                     /codon_start=1
                     /transl_table=11
                     /product="putative ABC transporter permease protein NosY"
                     /db_xref="COG:COG1277"
                     /translation="MTRFLAITRTEMLILRRNRWLLVATLIMVLFALALTFAGSAPTGT
                     LGVEMLTVSVASMTTLSVYLAPLLALMIAFDAIAGDVDRGSLSLLLSYPAGRGEILLGK
                     FTAHLAALAFAMTIGFGTAGAVAAFFGGAGPESLMALVRLILTSILLGAVFLALGYLLS
                     ALAKGATAAAGLSAGLWLVFVVLYDLGLLGAVVMDKGGTFTQSVFPWVMVANPADAFRL
                     WNIAATEGVAMASGMTGAAQALPVWAAPVSLLIWPVIGFALARIAFRRVEP"
     gene            48201..49022
                     /locus_tag="O11_03200"
                     /gene="nosY"
     CDS             49019..49534
                     /gene="nosL"
                     /locus_tag="O11_03199"
                     /inference="ab initio prediction:Prodigal:002006"
                     /inference="similar to AA sequence:UniProtKB:O68481"
                     /codon_start=1
                     /transl_table=11
                     /product="Copper-binding lipoprotein NosL"
                     /translation="MKRLALIALVALAACKEEVAEAPDPVDLTPDALSYFCQMNIAEHG
                     GPKGQIHLEGYPAPLFFAQVRDMLAYLKSPERDAKITAVYVSDMGVAPSWGQPGISNWI
                     AADGATFVVGADVAGGMGAREVVPFAKLDEAEAFILRYGGSALPLPEIPDAEVLGPVDL
                     DLILETPA"
     gene            49019..49534
                     /locus_tag="O11_03199"
                     /gene="nosL"
     CDS             49531..50427
                     /locus_tag="O11_03198"
                     /inference="ab initio prediction:Prodigal:002006"
                     /codon_start=1
                     /transl_table=11
                     /product="hypothetical protein"
                     /translation="MTVLTRRRFLTISAACAAMPAAASSSAQWRGIALGAPASLRLEGL
                     TGVQAAPIFAAVEAELNRLEDIFSLYRPHSQISQLNRTGHLNAPAPELLEVLSLCSVLH
                     EASGGAFDPTIQPLWLALASGAEQPIVERAHATIGWNNVHVGTDEIRLPYPRHSAITLN
                     GIAQGAITDRIVALLRSFDLRNVLVDMGEVAALGQPHTSEPWRVGLAAPDGTLAKRIRL
                     QDRAVATSAPGGTMLQGKHGHILNPKGHKVTQRAVSVSAPQAVVADGLSTALCLTPDSG
                     ANVLASRFPGAKIEMLL"
     gene            49531..50427
                     /locus_tag="O11_03198"
     CDS             complement(51707..54022)
                     /locus_tag="O11_03197"
                     /inference="ab initio prediction:Prodigal:002006"
                     /codon_start=1
                     /transl_table=11
                     /product="hypothetical protein"
                     /translation="MLERLKHDFKRSSLQIRIAIIALFPLYLLYRLNRHWRDIRRNRIR
                     RNRFGTSYEVPRMGDISGTLRDVNQAPIDPRLESDINDLADTFALCRIVGNDLEPRHKV
                     GQSLSNVRFILDNEPEFEGVKKLWLLNRIFNAETEAKIIDLLEERGQTYRRIAFDPEEY
                     QSIGYSFDTFKQPDMFYDGHLEIDSTSTRTTQAVMQAYRARNNYVMHNNGARNAALDFC
                     LEYGKWALPFDGNCFLTSSGWAQLHSNILEARDKRYFVVPMARITNNQDLLEPNNTFSA
                     EEEPQLVFRCDAPLRFNEDLPYGRRPKVELFMHLGIEGPWTRWPVEDFDIPPRRVHPDG
                     HRVGQAGWVARLASGKAHLEQADRKAFVNRGLARASAIRSTLDMLSARPVRASFAQDQA
                     LSYDLTTADPAQSEDWVAVREAAQQALERGPFSVTQKPEPGPSGDLRDYFHPAPYWWPN
                     PNSKDGLPYVRRDGERLPGTELYEPESGRFDRTRLQRVFDDTTALALASTLQDADPSFH
                     AHACSILRTWFLDAKTGMKPNLSYAQVRMGHQGNMGAARGLIETKDFYFLLDAVRLLED
                     SRTTDRMKEWSLEFFDWFTNSAQGRQECRAANNHGTCYDLQAASLAAFLEKEDDLQAID
                     LRAQARAISTITPEGDQPHELQRTLTQHYCTFNLQSWVNLFDLLSAVGLRPWKSDAGER
                     VRVGLRRMLTLSKQNWGHPQIKPFDSDRLLPLNETLKNQTGEDILGRAESDGPVSFFPH
                     DGVAPFWRLTRLGRQEEA"
     gene            complement(51707..54022)
                     /locus_tag="O11_03197"
     CDS             54282..54485
                     /locus_tag="O11_03196"
                     /inference="ab initio prediction:Prodigal:002006"
                     /codon_start=1
                     /transl_table=11
                     /product="hypothetical protein"
                     /translation="MMRADAIREVRIAKQTYYGWRKLYGWMGTDQLKKLKRLRNENERL
                     RKAVSGLTIDGLILKEAAQGNF"
     gene            54282..54485
                     /locus_tag="O11_03196"
     CDS             54714..54950
                     /locus_tag="O11_03195"
                     /inference="ab initio prediction:Prodigal:002006"
                     /codon_start=1
                     /transl_table=11
                     /product="hypothetical protein"
                     /translation="MPAKSTKVRLLLTIFFSFLSRFIVRRARPEQRDFRHPVSLRLEFG
                     VWIEPAEGHLATHTHFSMETPMEIIIFVVILHS"
     gene            54714..54950
                     /locus_tag="O11_03195"
     CDS             complement(54953..56248)
                     /gene="wbpA"
                     /locus_tag="O11_03194"
                     /EC_number="1.1.1.136"
                     /inference="ab initio prediction:Prodigal:002006"
                     /inference="similar to AA sequence:UniProtKB:G3XD94"
                     /codon_start=1
                     /transl_table=11
                     /product="UDP-N-acetyl-D-glucosamine 6-dehydrogenase"
                     /db_xref="COG:COG0677"
                     /translation="MELKESFALKQAKIGIIGLGYVGIPLALSIAKTGLPVLGFDILKE
                     RIEQMNGGHSPIKHIAHKEIANLKENGFEATTDFSRARECDALIICVPTPLNSNREPDL
                     SFVRSTMECIQHHLRGGQLLSLESTTWPGTTAEVLLPYIEGRGLKVGSDFFLVYSPERE
                     DPGNPEFETTTIPKVVGGHTAACLEAGRALYGTFIDNVVPVSSTQAAEMVKLLENIHRS
                     VNIGLVNEMKIVADRMGLDIFEIVDAAATKPFGFTPYYPGPGIGGHCIPIDPFYLTWKA
                     REYGLHTRFIELAGEINAAMPQYVVDKVIRALNEAEKPIKGAKILALGIAYKRDVDDMR
                     ESPSVFVMELLREWGADVQYSDPNVPVFPPMREHAFDLSSVTLTPEVLAQFDAAILLTN
                     HTGFDYDMIEKHTNVLIDTRGVYRDAADVVRA"
     gene            complement(54953..56248)
                     /locus_tag="O11_03194"
                     /gene="wbpA"
     CDS             complement(56400..56552)
                     /locus_tag="O11_03193"
                     /inference="ab initio prediction:Prodigal:002006"
                     /codon_start=1
                     /transl_table=11
                     /product="hypothetical protein"
                     /translation="MNPDPKSAFTRPFKANTYGHTKTMQTLNWKRLNILAEAFYASKGQ
                     TLLGE"
     gene            complement(56400..56552)
                     /locus_tag="O11_03193"
     CDS             56981..57307
                     /locus_tag="O11_03192"
                     /inference="ab initio prediction:Prodigal:002006"
                     /codon_start=1
                     /transl_table=11
                     /product="hypothetical protein"
                     /translation="MKSLLRHLQPFTRFGKQFDYENPLTKRPEIFLIYRKTGTASTFLM
                     RLLKGVYATTPLDSVKTDLGSYNTEYPNVVDYLLNIRPSIPINVIVLARDPFTRHVSQY
                     QAGI"
     gene            56981..57307
                     /locus_tag="O11_03192"
     CDS             58151..58615
                     /locus_tag="O11_03191"
                     /inference="ab initio prediction:Prodigal:002006"
                     /codon_start=1
                     /transl_table=11
                     /product="hypothetical protein"
                     /translation="MLEVREATLKDCNILLRWRNDERTRSMSRTSGQVSPADHKKWFEA
                     ALEDPLRLLLMLVRHDSQSTQFIGTTRFDTQVSDGTVEVSVTLNPEVRGKGYSKLVLSA
                     SIAHVEKYRKPVRYIALIKSCNVASVKAFAAVGFKRCGEKDGLEVYELLR"
     gene            58151..58615
                     /locus_tag="O11_03191"
     CDS             complement(58670..59221)
                     /gene="neuA"
                     /locus_tag="O11_03190"
                     /EC_number="2.7.7.82"
                     /inference="ab initio prediction:Prodigal:002006"
                     /inference="similar to AA sequence:UniProtKB:Q5ZXI0"
                     /codon_start=1
                     /transl_table=11
                     /product="CMP-N,N'-diacetyllegionaminic acid synthase"
                     /db_xref="COG:COG1083"
                     /translation="MVSTDDEEIAEIAIQYRASVPFRRSSEASGDHATTADALLEVLTA
                     YSDTERRFDQACCIYPTAPFVSASFLSKGLDLLVSTDFSVVMPVTRFNYPIWRSLQYEQ
                     EGRISLNFPENRDLRSQDLPEAYHDAGQWYWFDVRDFLRTKALFGDRTGAIVLPETHVQ
                     DIDTEEDWAIAELKHERLLP"
     gene            complement(58670..59221)
                     /locus_tag="O11_03190"
                     /gene="neuA"
     CDS             complement(59391..60449)
                     /gene="pseI"
                     /locus_tag="O11_03189"
                     /EC_number="2.5.1.97"
                     /inference="ab initio prediction:Prodigal:002006"
                     /inference="similar to AA sequence:UniProtKB:Q0P8U0"
                     /codon_start=1
                     /transl_table=11
                     /product="Pseudaminic acid synthase"
                     /db_xref="COG:COG2089"
                     /translation="MKTIEINGRRIGANFPPFIVAELSGNHNHDLGRAIALIEAAHHAG
                     ADAVKLQTYTADTITIDCDRPEFILKGGLWDGRRLYDLYKEAHTPWEWHKPLFVKAKEL
                     GITVFSSPFDATAVDFLEDLEAPAYKIASPELVDIPLIRRVAQTGKPMIMSTGMANLQE
                     IEDAVATARSAGCEDIILLHCTSAYPTSPTEANLTTIPDLCARFDILCGLSDHTMGTVV
                     PTAAVALGAVFIEKHFTLARADGGVDSTFSLEPDELKELVDHAQIAFSSLGQPALQPTA
                     AEGTILKNRRSLYVVAPMAKGDQFSAENVRSIRPANGLPPKFYDEVLGKTASRDISFGE
                     PLASEMISTGLK"
     gene            complement(59391..60449)
                     /locus_tag="O11_03189"
                     /gene="pseI"
ORIGIN
        1 aaatcagcag cctgtcgatc cagcaggcct cgcaactctt ccacggggcg catctcaagc
       61 acgccggtca gatgcaccgc aacatagttc caggtcggga cctgatcatc gacaccgtac
      121 caatcaggcg agatatatcc atcaggccca gaaacggcga tacgcgcaga ttgtggctgc
      181 ttcaatgcac gaacgatcgg gtttgaccgc accagatgca gatccgccca tccggcatct
      241 tcgctcagca ggaagggaac gtggctcagc aatggcgctt ccggtgtcga gaccgccaga
      301 atgccaaagg cgcgatctcg ggcaaaatcg atatgacgcg cacgcgcctc gttgcgaaag
      361 gcagggttag gatgcatttg tgtcctccgt ccaatttctc ttgcagaacc agtatcgaat
      421 tggcaaggtc cacctcgttc tcagggcggg gcgaaattcc ccaccggcgg tatgcgggca
      481 tgacccgtaa gcccgcgagc ggccccgacc ttcggggtgt cagcagatct ggtgagaggc
      541 cagagccgac ggttacagtc cggatgaaag agaacgtgta gaacgcaccg ctgaaacggt
      601 gcgtctgctc gtgatcgcct tgggtgaagt gtctgtttgc taaggagatc atgatgacac
      661 acacccgcta tgctttggtc aaagccaatt ggcattctga tatcgtggat cgcgcccttg
      721 atgggttctt gcaactcatc cccgccgaac aggtcgatat atttgacgtc cccggcgcgt
      781 ttgagatgcc cttgattgcg cgcgatctgg ctcaaaccgg tcaatacgcg gccatagcct
      841 gtgcagcctt cgtggtggat gggggcatct accggcacga ttttgttgct caggccgtgg
      901 ttgatggttt gatgcgcgcc ggtatggata ccggtgtccc agtgctgtcg gtctcgctga
      961 cgccgcatca atatcaggaa accgatcatc acaatgccat ctaccgcgag cactttgtgc
     1021 aaaaagggcg cgaagccgca caggcggccc taaaggtcac cgagacccgc gcgcacatcg
     1081 ctgctgcagc ctgacagcaa gcggtcgggg tcaccctcga ccgcaaatcc gcttgaggcc
     1141 aagccccgcg cccgctaatc acgttccgca aaggagcacg ccccatgtcg atgaacagct
     1201 ttggacacct cttccgagtc accacctggg gtgaaagtca cggccctgca ttgggggcca
     1261 ccgtcgacgg ctgcccaccg ggtgtgcaaa tcgatgagac tatgatccag cactggttgg
     1321 acaaacgcaa accggggcag aacaagttta cgacccagcg acgagagccc gatcaggtca
     1381 aaatcctgtc cggtgttttc gaaggccaga ccaccggcac gcctgtacaa ttgatgatcg
     1441 agaacaccga tcagcgctcg aaagactacg gcgacatcat ggacaagttc cgccctggtc
     1501 acgctgatat tacttactgg cagaaatacg gtattcgcga ttatcgcggt ggcggacgca
     1561 gctcggcccg ggaaacggct tcgcgtgtcg ccgctggagg gttggcgcgc gaagcaatca
     1621 agcagatcgc cccgaatgtg caaatcaccg gttatatgac acagatcggt ccgcacaaaa
     1681 tcgatcgtgg aaatttcgac tggtcgcaga tcgagcaaaa cccgttctgg acgccggacg
     1741 ctaaatctgc cgaggattgg gcggtctatc tcgatgatct gcgcaagtcc ggaaactcgg
     1801 tcggcgcggt ggttgaggtc gtcgcgcgtg gcgtccctgc ggggctgggc gcaccaatat
     1861 acgcaaagtt agatactgat cttgctgccg cgatgatgtc gatcaacgcg gtaaaaggcg
     1921 tcgagattgg cgagggtatg gcggcggcag aactgaccgg cgaagctaat gcggatgaaa
     1981 tctttatggg tcagaacggc ccgcaataca gctcgaacca tgcaggcggc attttgggcg
     2041 gcatttccac cggacaggac gtcgtcgtgc ggtttgcggt caagccgacc tcgtcgatcc
     2101 tgaccactcg caaaaccatc aacaaatccg gtgaagagac cgagatcatt accaaaggac
     2161 gccacgatcc ctgcgtcggc atccgcgccg tgccggtggg agaagcgatg atggcctgtg
     2221 taatcctcga tcacctgctt ctgcatcgcg gccagatcgg cgagaaccgt ggacggattg
     2281 gctgatcatc gcgcggcgct tcgggcggtc gtcacgcagc gaatgctgac cgatccggcg
     2341 catgatctgg cgcatctgga tcgggtttgg ttaatcgctc aggctattgc tgaccagcgc
     2401 accaaccagc gtgtattgct tgccgcctgt tatctgcacg atctggtcaa tctgcccaag
     2461 gacgatccca accggcatct ggcgtcgcaa caatcggcca ctgaatcaga gcctattctt
     2521 actgaacttg actttacggc gtcggaaatt tgcgccacgc aacatgccat tgctgcgcac
     2581 agctactccg ccaacatccc tcctgaatcg cccgaggcat gtatcctgcg ggacgcggat
     2641 cgactggacg cacttggcgc gatcgggatt gcccgcacct tcgccgtgtc gggagcattg
     2701 gggcgggcgt tgtatgatat cgccgatccc ttcgccgaag accgcgactt ggatgaccag
     2761 agatttgcaa ttgaccattg gaagaccaag ctgctgaatc tgccagatga aatggtgact
     2821 gatggcggac gggatttagc gcacaagcgg gttactcaaa tgctcgggtt tcttgagata
     2881 ctctcggaag aaatcggcca cccaatccca atcaactgga aatctgtctg attggtacaa
     2941 tcccatcgtt gatcttttgc gcgcgaaagc gcaggttcgc gccatggcga aatccttaac
     3001 atcgcatcgt ccggcattag ccgtggcgct gaaactcagt gcgctggtgc tgttcacagt
     3061 aatgtccgcc ttggtcaagg cgctgtcgga tgatttccct ccgggcgaaa tggtgttttt
     3121 ccgctcgctc ttcgccattc cggtcatcat cgcttggttg tcatggcgcg gagagctgac
     3181 gcatggtttc atcattaaga agcccatggg ccatttctgg cgcggtgtat tgggcacgtc
     3241 ggccatggga ttgacgttta ccggacttag cctgctgcct ttgcccgagg tcacggccat
     3301 cggttatgcc acccctatct tcacgctgat cctggccgca atcatgttgg gtgaacggat
     3361 acgaatgatc cgcatcggcg ccgttgcgct tggtcttgtc ggcgttctga taatgatctg
     3421 gccgcgcctg ggctcgggta ctgctgaaac cgccgcaatg atcggagcgc tctgtgtatt
     3481 ggcggctacc gtcgcgcgcg cttttgttca gatacacatt cggcaacttg tgcaggtgga
     3541 tcatccagct gcaattgtgt tctacttttc actcaccgca actttgcttt caagcctatc
     3601 ggtgttttgg ggctgggttg tcccaagctg ggaacaagcc gcattgctgg tgacaatggg
     3661 cttgatcggc ggagtggcgc agattctcgt gacatcctcg tacaaattcg gccaagcctc
     3721 gatgttggcg ccttacgatt atacgacgat gctgtttgcc atcatcatcg gctatatctg
     3781 gtttgatgag cttcctaccc tggtgatgct gggtggtgcg gcgctggtga ttgccggcaa
     3841 tgtcgtagtc atcctacgcg aacgccaact tggactcgat cggaccaagg cgcggtctgt
     3901 aaccgacccc aaagcatgac tttacctttc gcaaacttcc cctagtttgg ggcgcgacat
     3961 tcccatgagg tttcccgatg agcgacgcac aaaaccacaa agaaaagatg caagaagtgc
     4021 aggcgaagca ccgcaaaaaa gtctcggaag cggttgatcc cggtcgggga ttggtgctga
     4081 tcaacaccgg caagggcaag ggcaagtcct cggccgcatt tggtgtagta attcgcgcct
     4141 tgggttgggg tcagaaagtg gctgtggttc agttcatcaa aggcaaatgg aagacgggtg
     4201 agcgcaggtt ctttgaagag cgtgatctgg tcacctggca cacaatgggc gaaggcttca
     4261 cctgggatac gcaagaccgc gaacgtgaca ttgctgccgc ggcggcagcc tttggcaagg
     4321 cgtgtgatct gatgaaaagc ggcgactatg atcttgttgt tttggacgag atcaatatcg
     4381 cgctgcgcta cgaatacctt tcagtagaga ctgttattga cggtcttaag gcccgttcgg
     4441 acaaaaccag cgtattcctg acaggccggg atgcacccca agctttgcgc gaatatgcgg
     4501 atctggtgac cgagatgacc gaagagaagc acccgtttca ggccggtatc aaagcccagc
     4561 ggggtgtgga tttctaaacc cgcacttccc cttcattcag cgcgcgctgt gatgcgcgcc
     4621 tgacaggctc aggtgtcacg acggggtgtt cctcgagctt gcgacaacgt tcggcatcac
     4681 aggtcttgtg atcaagataa gcggcgacat ctgaggtcag cgcatcgcaa tcacatgacg
     4741 cacaacaggg atcgcccatc aattcttcga aacgttcgcg caatcgcagc ctctttgtgg
     4801 tcgtttccgg ggcgatggca ggccttcaca tctgcacaag ctgagcctac agatcgcccc
     4861 agaacctgga gcttgatatc aaaatctggc gttgcattat atctgattgt ttttatcgga
     4921 aatttcaagc cttaaattcg attacatcat cgccagctca atttgggcaa atcgccttat
     4981 tagagccaaa aaaaggaaga gggccacgca gaaatccgca cagcccgtca atgatttaca
     5041 gatttggtat tcggtcagac aacaacacct ttttcgggcg cactaagcga tatgaccgcg
     5101 acaacagcgg caccgttcac ccagtagaac agggcgtcaa tgccggaaaa tccaagcagg
     5161 ctgggcgcca tcagaaaggt aataccaaca agaagatcta cagcgaggtg gaacttgtag
     5221 gacagcaccc tccagattcc gagatgatga tctgtcagaa cggtcaatac gaaggcggcc
     5281 acgcctgtaa ccacggacag ccagagcgcc aaggggttgg actgaccaag ccctagaaca
     5341 aagggcaaca ccatcagcgc aatcgcaacc gggtagtcga gatacgcatg gacagagcgg
     5401 gtgacaaaac gcagggacat ttcaacttcc tttccttaat gagtgatggc taaaggatag
     5461 gagcagcgat ccgaacggag tatacttggt cgtttgataa actttgcaga tcgttcgaaa
     5521 tacaagaacg atcagtgcag tgcccgatag gcggcgggag atacgccaac ctgcttcttg
     5581 aacacgcgcg aaaacgcggc ctcagaggca tatcccacct cggcagccgc atccgcaaca
     5641 ttccagcggt tttcggtcaa cccatgacag gctatctgca tccgccaatc tgtcagatat
     5701 tgtatcggag ttgttcccat cttctgggca aaaagctggg caaacgcggt gcgcgacatc
     5761 gctgcctcgc gcgcgagtga ggcaacactc cactcctgtg cgggggactg atgaaatgcc
     5821 gtcagcgccc gcgagatgcg cgggtcggca aacccggcca gcgcggcatc atccgggctt
     5881 tggtgttcca gataggcccg tattgcttgc gcaaacagca cttcagacag tttcaaagca
     5941 attaaatcgc cgccaatgcg tgcgccggac acctctgatc cgatcatgcg cagggtcgcc
     6001 tcaatccagg tgccagcgtc ctccccgtag ttctcgatca gaatataggg cggcagccga
     6061 tcgatcagca tatgcccagt ccctttccga ccggcgggtc ccgtaaacga gaaatgaccg
     6121 cagatcagct gcgtatcgcg ttcttcttcc gccccgccat agaccagcac accgtcgccc
     6181 gtgtagccgg actgatccaa cacctgctca agtggcagag cgtcataggg tttgacctcg
     6241 ttgcacagca gcgcgtgtga tgcgccatgt gggatcaaga tcaggtcgcc ctgccgcaac
     6301 cgcagcgtct cgccagttgc aggcaggtaa accttaagct caccgcgctg aacaaagtga
     6361 aagcgggcca cgttctcgta gctcggcacc tgtatcccga acggtggggt aaaggatgtg
     6421 cgaaagtaaa acgtgccacg aagagacagg cgggtgagaa tatcgctgag aagatccaac
     6481 atggatcaag aatacggtct cacacgcagg cgtccatatc tcgggacgat ctgcacaaaa
     6541 atttgcacgg cttgcaatca gaacccccgc ccgagcgggg gttcaaagcg gtattaactt
     6601 acgcccggac cagcttttcg tagtcttcgg cgatttcacg ggtcagatcg ccaacctcaa
     6661 aggtatagtc gccgatctgc ccgaccggag tgacttcggc tgctgtacct gtcagccagc
     6721 actgttcgaa atctgccatt tcttcgggtc tgatgcggcg ttcgtggaca gtgacgccct
     6781 tgtctttcag catctggatc accgtctgac gggtgatgcc gttcaggaag caatcggcca
     6841 gcggggtgtg cacttctccg tctttcacga agaagacgtt ggcacccgtc gcttctgcca
     6901 cgttgccgtt gtaatccatg aacaaagcgt ccgagcagcc tttggcctcg gccttatgct
     6961 ttgaaatggt gcagatcatg taaagacccg ctgccttggc atgtaccgga atggtttccg
     7021 ggctgggtcg tttccactcg gcgatgtcca gcttggcacc ttgcatcttg gcatcaccgt
     7081 aatacgcacc ccaaggccaa acagcgatgg ccatccgaac ggggttcttg gcggaagcga
     7141 cacccatatc ctcgcccgag ccacgccaga ccagcgcgcg cacataagcg tcctgaagcc
     7201 cgctggcttt caacgcctcc tctttggcgg cctcgatctc atcgaccgag tagggcatcg
     7261 gcatatccag cgcctcggcc gaggcgatca ggcgttccga atgttcgcgg cttttgaaga
     7321 tcttgccgtt ataggcgcgc tcaccctcaa acactgagga cgcatagtgc atcgcgtggg
     7381 acagaatgtg cacattggct tcgcgccagg gcacaagttc gccatccatc cagatgacac
     7441 cgtcgcgatc gtcatatccc gccatgcgaa acctcctgag ccgggctaga tttccgaatg
     7501 ttgcgccgtt taggtccgca tcggacataa tgttgcgcaa aaactgcgat tcgatacctg
     7561 tgcgctcttg gaatgtcaat aaggctgaca taaagtcaga tcatattgcg aatgaggtcc
     7621 aacatgtccg acatccgtcc cgccccggtc tttggcggag aaagcctgtt gtttctgaca
     7681 gatgagcaac tgaggcaggg tatcgaggcc atgttctttg cctatcgcgg ctttaccgct
     7741 gatccagacc gtatcctgac tgaattggcc tatggtcggg cgcatcaccg ggccatccac
     7801 ttcatcaacc gcgcgccggg gacaacggtc aacaacctgc tggccatatt gggtgttacc
     7861 aaacaatcgc tgaaccgcgt tctgcgtagc ctcatcgaag atggtctggt cgaaagccgg
     7921 gtaggaacag tggacaaacg cgaacgccac ctatttctga cggataaggg gaaggcgtta
     7981 gaggccaaac tctccgacgc ccagcgcgcc cggatgcgcg cggcctacaa agatgcgggc
     8041 cccgaagcag tggccgggtt tcgcaaagtg cttgaagcga tgatggatgc tgatatgcgt
     8101 cgtgcatata caaaactgcg ggatacgact tcatgagcga aatggacgcc catcttctta
     8161 tcgtcgatga tgacgagcgc attcgtgacc tgctcaagaa attcctgatg cgcagcgggt
     8221 tcttggtgac ttctgcgcgc gacgcggccc atgcgcggcg ggtgttgtca gggttggatt
     8281 ttgatatgat tgtgctggat gtgatgatgc ccggtgagga tggcgtcagc ctgacacggg
     8341 ccttgcgcga aacgcattcc accccgatcc tgttgctgac ggcaaagggc gaaaccgagc
     8401 atcggattgc tggtttggaa gccggagctg atgactactt ggccaagccg ttcgaaccca
     8461 aagagttgct acttaggatc aatgccattc tgcgccggat gccggaaacg cccgcgcagg
     8521 acgcggtggc caagattctg catcttggac caattcgcta cgatatcgag cggggtgaga
     8581 tgtggcaggg cgaagatccg gtgcgcttga ctgcaacgga aagccagttg atgaagatat
     8641 tctcggccca gcccggcgaa ccgattagcc gtgccaagct ggtcgaggac ctggggcgcg
     8701 acaagggaca ggcgcaggaa cgtgcggtgg acgtgcagat cacccgcttg cgtcggaagc
     8761 tggagcagga tccgaaacag cctcggtatc tgcagactgt gcgcggtgcg ggctatatgc
     8821 tggcgccgga ctgatgagcc gccgcgcggc gtttttaggc cttcggcgag gatattttag
     8881 ccagatgaag atgagatcct gatgaaaacc gctttgctga cccacgcaga ttgtcttaat
     8941 catgtgacgc cagaggggca tccagagcgg gtggcgcggt tggaacatat ccttcatgcg
     9001 cttgaggatt tggatttgca gcgtgtgaca gcgccgttgg cagcggatga tgatttgcta
     9061 cgagttcatc cgcagaacca tatcagtgat attcttgacc aaaggccctc ggatgggttc
     9121 aagcagattg atggggatac attcatgtct ccaggatctg ttgatgcggc ctatcgcgcg
     9181 gcaggtgcgg tggtgcgagc cgtcgatctg gtactgggcg gtgaagcacc gaatgcgttc
     9241 tgtgcgatac gaccgccagg ccaccatgcc gagacggaaa cggccatggg gttctgtctg
     9301 tttggcaatg ccgcgttggc tgcaaagcat gcgctggatc atcacgggtt gaaccgcgtg
     9361 gcagtgttgg attttgatgt tcatcatggc aatggcacgc aggatttgct gtgggacgaa
     9421 aagcgcgcgc tggtgatcac cagtcagcag atgccgttat ggcccggctc tggccgtact
     9481 gacgaaaccg gcgcttatga gacggttttg aatattcctt tggcaccggg cacaggcgga
     9541 gcggagatgc gagccgctta tgaggcgcaa gcttttccac gactgcgcgc attcaagccg
     9601 gaactaatta ttgtctccgc cgggtttgat gcccatcagg atgatccgtt ggcaaatctt
     9661 aactggtcca cgggtgattt cgcctggatc acggcggagc tgtgcaagat tgctgatgaa
     9721 gtgtgtgatg ggcgtatcgt ctcgactctg gaaggcgggt atgatctgaa cgcattggcc
     9781 gaggcgacac gcgcccatgt ggaagaattg atgaaggcag cacaatgacc gataccccag
     9841 tcgaacagat gacctttgaa caggcgatga aagagcttga ggccgtggtg ggtcagctgg
     9901 aacgcgggga tgtggcgctg gatcagtcga tcgctttgta tgagcggggt gcggcgttga
     9961 agaaacgctg tgaggatgag ctgaaacgcg ccgaggaaaa ggtggccgcg atcactttgg
    10021 acgcagatgg ccagccaacc gggacgacgc ctgtcgaagg tcagtaaatg tttcgtgaaa
    10081 agctggcaca ggatgccgcg ctgattcaag accatttcga tctggttctg gggacgttgg
    10141 acgatctgga tgtgacacag gcgatggcct atgccaccgc gggcggcaag cgtctgcgag
    10201 ggtttctggt actggaaagc gcgcggttac ttggcgtcga tgcggctcgg gcgatctggc
    10261 cggcgacggg gatcgaagcg ctgcatgcat actctctggt acatgacgac ctgccctgca
    10321 tggatgatga tgacctgcgg cgaggacgcc ccacagtcca tgtgaaatgg gatgaaggga
    10381 cagccgttct ggccggggat gcgctgcaga cacttgcgtt tgagctttgc gtgcggccag
    10441 aggtcggaaa tgctgaaatg cgcgccgaac tggctctaac actggcaaaa gcgagcggcg
    10501 cgcagggtat ggttctgggt caggcgctgg atattgcggc ggagacggca gcagagccac
    10561 tgacactgga tgagattacg caactgcaag tgggcaagac cggcgcgttg atcgaatggt
    10621 ccgcctgtgc aggcgcgcgg ttggcgcagg ccgatcctgc ccccttgcgc caatatgccc
    10681 aggcgcttgg gcttgccttt cagatcgcgg atgacatcat ggatgttgaa ggagatgccg
    10741 aaaaggcagg aaagcgcttg cagaaggatg cagaggcggg caaggcgacc tttgtctcac
    10801 ttcttggtct ggatgcggct aaatcccgtg ccgctgagct tgtgagtcag gcttgtgctg
    10861 cgttagatga atatggcccc gcggcagaaa ccttgaagca ggctgcccgc ttcgttattg
    10921 cccgggacag ctaagccagg aacgccaaat gtctgaccgc ccgaatacgc ccttgttgga
    10981 ccttgtgagc cgcccagcgg atttaaagca gttttcagat gcgcaactgc atcaggtcgc
    11041 acatgaattg cggaccgaga cgatctctgc agtatcggtt accggcgggc atttgggcgc
    11101 gggtctgggc gtggttgagc tgaccactgc gcttcacgca gtgttcgata caccccgcga
    11161 caagatcatc tgggacgtcg gtcaccagtg ctatccgcat aaaattctga ccgagcgccg
    11221 agatcgaatc cgcaccctgc gcatgaaaga cgggctgagc ggcttcacca agcgcagtga
    11281 aagcccttat gacccgtttg gcgcggccca ttccagcact tcgatcagcg ccgcgctggg
    11341 gtttgctgtg gcccgtgatc tgggcggtgt gacgcccgaa ggtctcggcg atgcgattgc
    11401 tgtgatcggc gatggctcga tgtctgcggg catggcattt gaggcgatga acaatgcagg
    11461 gcatctgaag aaacgcctga tcgtgatcct gaacgacaac gagatgagca ttgcgccacc
    11521 cgtgggtgct ctgtccaact acctgtcgcg catctatgcc gaagagccgt tccacgatct
    11581 gaaagcagcc gccaagggcg cagtatccct attgcctgaa cctttccgcg agggggcaaa
    11641 gcgcgccaag gacatgctga aaggcatggc catgggcggg accttgtttg aggaattagg
    11701 cttttcatac ctcggcccca tcgacgggca tgatctggac cagttgttgc cggttttgcg
    11761 tgcggtcaag gccaaagcga caggtccgat cctgatccac gtattgacca aaaagggcaa
    11821 gggttatgcc cctgccgaac aggcacgtga caagggtcac gcaaccgcta agttcgatgt
    11881 ggtgacgggc gagcagaaga aagccccatc caacgcgccg tcctatacct cggtctttgg
    11941 taagactctg gtcgaggaag cggcgcggga tgacaagatc gtcgccgtca ccgctgcaat
    12001 gccggatggg actgggctga acctgtttgc tgagcgctac ccttcgcggt gttttgatgt
    12061 ggcgattgcc gaacagcatg gtgtgacatt ctcggctgcg ctggccgccg gcgggatgaa
    12121 gccgttctgt gcaatgtatt ccactttcct acagcgtggc tacgatcagg tggtacatga
    12181 cgtagccatc caacgcttgc cggtgcgctt tgccgtcgac cgtgctggat tggtcggagc
    12241 cgatggcgca acccatgcgg gatcgtttga tattgcttac ttggccaacc ttccgggcat
    12301 ggttgtcatg gccgccgcgg atgaggctga gttgatgcac atggttgcca ccgccgtcgc
    12361 ttatgatgat ggtccgatcg ccttccgcta tcctcgcggc gaaggggtgg gcgttgactt
    12421 gcccgagcgc ggtgaagtgt tggagatcgg caaaggccgc atgatccaaa aaggtgcgcg
    12481 tgtagcactg ctgtccttcg ggacgcggct ggccgaggtg cagaaggcgg ccgaggcgct
    12541 ttgcgcgcgc gggatcgccc ccaccatcgc cgatgcgcgc tttgccaagc ctctggatcg
    12601 ggatttgatc cttgatctgg ccgcgaacca cgaggcgctg atcacgatcg aggaaggcgc
    12661 agttggcggt ttcggcagtc atgttgcgca gcttttggcc gatgagggcg tgttcgacga
    12721 agggttgaag tatcgctcga tggtgttgcc ggatattttc atcgatcagg caaacccagc
    12781 ggatatgtac gcggtcgctg gtatgaatgc agagcagatc gaggccaaag tgctgtcgat
    12841 tctgggcgtc acgacgattg gcgaaaaacg cgcctgaatc ggcgaattca tttggcgcaa
    12901 acgcgtggtc gtgatttaag tttcatagac acatctgaaa ttgtgcattt tttgcacatg
    12961 ttttttgcct ctgcggggaa ataacagctt tgaaaatgac ataggtcaat atcctgatgt
    13021 tcgggttaca ctagaactcg actcggggtg aggctgctcc ttgcccttta tgcataaggt
    13081 cgcaagcgaa tgaacaagct agccagccgc cgtgcgtttc ttaagggaaa agtgctgcgc
    13141 aatgatcaaa actccatccg cccgcctggg gcagatgcag ccgagtttct tgagctgtgc
    13201 acgcaatgcg acgaatgccg cgaggcatgt cccgaagaca taatcaagtt cgacacacag
    13261 ggcttccccg tcgtccagct ggatgcaggc ccctgcacat tctgcggtga ttgcgccaat
    13321 gcttgcccaa ccggagcatt gaaccccgaa catatcgccg actggccctg gcgcgccaaa
    13381 gttgctgcca cgtgcctgtc gatgaacggc gtcagctgtc gggtctgtca ggatgtctgc
    13441 gaccaccgtg caatccgctt tcaattgcag accggtggcc gcgccgaacc cgtactcgac
    13501 accgatacct gcaccggctg cggcgcctgc gccagcgcct gccccgccgg ttccgtcagc
    13561 tttgaacgcc acaccccgcc cacgcaggag gtcgcctaat gaacatctgt ggatgcctcg
    13621 tccatgtaac ccccgaaacc acgcagagtg cacaggccac gattgcgggt acaaacgggg
    13681 cagaggttca cgcggcatct gaggatggcc gcattgttgt tgtggtcgag gatacgcctg
    13741 aaaaattggc atccgagacg atcatggatc tgcatcagat cccgggtgtg atctctctga
    13801 ccctgactta tcaccatttc gaagaccttg cggagacccg tccgcacctt aacgcttctc
    13861 gccagatata aagccggaga cccatgtcat gaccatctct gaatcccgcc ggacctttct
    13921 aaaatcaacc gccgccgctg cgacagcatc agccgcaggt ttgcagcttg ctaccgggca
    13981 ggccagcgct caagtcggca accctgatat tcgctgggac aaagccgcct gtcggttctg
    14041 tggcaccgga tgctcggtcc tggttggtac caaagacggg cgcgtcgtcg ccacgcaggg
    14101 cgacccagac gcgccggtga accgcggtct gaactgcatc aagggctatt tcctttcaaa
    14161 gatcatgtac ggcaaagacc gtctgaccac accgatgctg cgcaagacca atggcgaata
    14221 cgataagaat ggtgaattcg aacccgtcag ctgggacgaa gccttcgacg tcatggccgc
    14281 caagtggaaa gaggcccttg ccaagaaagg gccgaccagt gttggtatgt tcggctcggg
    14341 ccagtggacc gtttgggaag gttatgccgc tgccaagatg atgaaagccg gtttccggtc
    14401 caacaacatc gacccgaacg cgcgccactg catggcctcg gcggtggtcg gctttatgcg
    14461 gacatttggc attgacgagc cgatgggctg ctatgacgat tttgagcatg ccgatacgtt
    14521 cgtgctctgg ggctcgaaca tggccgagat gcacccgatc ctgtggtcac gtctgaccga
    14581 cacgcgtctg accaaaccgg gatccgaagt gcatgtgctg tcgacttatg aacaccgctc
    14641 gttcgagctg gccgacaatg gcatggtctt tgcgccgcag accgatctgg cgatcttgaa
    14701 ctacatcgcc aactacatca tccagaacgg cgcggtgaac gaagagttcg tcaagaacca
    14761 cgtcaacatc accaagacgg ccaccgatat cggctatggc ctgcgcgaca ataacccgct
    14821 gcagcaagag gccgagaacc cgaactcggg caaattggaa ccgatcagct tcgaagaata
    14881 tgccgaggcg gtttcggaat acacgctgga atacacatcg gaactttccg gcgttcctgc
    14941 atctcagctc gagcgtctgg cccagcaata tgcagatcca aaccgcaagg tgatgagcct
    15001 gtggaccatg ggcttcaacc agcacacccg cggatcgtgg gtgaactcac tgatgtacaa
    15061 cgtgcacctg ctggtcggta agatttcaga gcccggcaat tcgcccttct cgctgaccgg
    15121 tcagccctcg gcctgtggta cggcacgtga ggttgggacc ttcgcgcacc gtctgcccgc
    15181 cgatatggtt gtggcaaacg acaagcaccg cgagatctgc gagactgcgt ggaaaatccc
    15241 tgcgggcacc atcccgccca aacccgggtt ccacgccgta ctgcagcacc gcaaactgaa
    15301 agacggtgat ctgaacgcct attgggtgca gtgcactaac aacatgcagg ccgcgcccaa
    15361 tatcaacgaa gaaggctatc ccggttatcg caacccggaa aacttcattg ccgtatcaga
    15421 cccttatccg accgtaacgg ctctgtccgc tgacctgatc ttgcccactg ccatgtgggt
    15481 cgagaaggaa ggtgcctatg gcaacgccga gcgtcgcacg caattctggc gacaacaggt
    15541 caaggctccg ggagaggcga aatcggacct ctggcagctg atggagttct ccaaacgctt
    15601 caccgttgaa gaagtttggg gcgaggaact actggccacc atgcccgaac atcgcggcaa
    15661 aaccatgtat gacgtgctgt tttccaatgg cacgatcgac cagttcccgc tgtctgaaac
    15721 cgcggaaggg ttcgacaacg acgaatctga gcactttggc ttctacgtgc agaagggcct
    15781 gttcgaggaa tatgccaatt tcggtcgcgg ccatgcgcac gatctggcac cgttcgaaac
    15841 ttaccatcag gcccgcggct tgcgctggcc ggtcgtggac ggcaaagaga cgctttatcg
    15901 cttccgtgaa ggctatgatc cttacgtgcc cgaaggtgcg gatgtgaagt tctatggcca
    15961 taaggatggc aaagccaaga tcatctttgc accatacgag cccgcccccg aggtaccgga
    16021 tgaagagttc aacctgtggc tctgcacagg ccgtgtgctg gaacactggc attcgggttc
    16081 tatgacccgc cgcgtgcccg aactgcaccg cgcctatccc gccgctgttg tctacatgca
    16141 tccggacgat gcgcgcgatc gtggtctgcg gcgcgggcag gagatcgttc tgtctacccg
    16201 ccgcggcgag gtcaacagcc gggtcgaaac ccgcggccgt aacaaagttc cgcgcggtct
    16261 ggtcttcatg ccttggttcg acgagggtca gctgaccaac aagctgacct tggacgcgac
    16321 ttgcccactg tcgaaagaaa ccgacttcaa gaaatgcgcc tgtaagatcg agcgcgcgta
    16381 aagggcaggc aaggcaaagg taagacccat gtctcgtgtt ggctctcctc tctcgccgca
    16441 gcggcgccgg ttcctgcagg actcggcgcg cgtagcgggc ggctgcgtgg cagccgggtc
    16501 cctgttggcc tggctggcgc gagacgcacg ggcgttgcca gccgaggcct tgcggccacc
    16561 cggagccttg ccggaaaaag atttcctgtc ggcctgcatc cgctgtggat tgtgcgtgcg
    16621 ggactgtccc tatgacacgt tgaaactggc cgagctgggt gtcgatgcgg tggccaccgg
    16681 cacgccgtat ttcaccgccc gtgatgtgcc ttgcgaaatg tgtgacgaca tcccctgcgt
    16741 cgcggcctgc ccgaccggag cgctagaccc cggactggac aatatcgacg acgccaagat
    16801 gggtgtggcc gttctggtcg atcaggagaa ctgcctgaac ttcctcggcc tgcgttgcga
    16861 tgtctgttat cgggtctgcc ccgtcatcga cggggcgatc acactagaaa ccgagcacaa
    16921 cgcccgctcg ggcagtcacg cgatcttcat tccgaccgtt cacgccgatc attgcacagg
    16981 ttgcggtgtg tgcgagaaaa gctgcgttct tcctgaagcc gcgattaaag ttctgcccat
    17041 ccgtctggcc cgtggcagca ccgctgatca ttacctcaag ggctgggaag agaaagaagc
    17101 caaaggtgca ccggttgtag aaggcattat cgacctgcct gatcgcctgc cggggccagg
    17161 tacggataac ctggttgcac cgggcgggtt tgagcccagc tttaagctgc cggaggtcac
    17221 ccaatgactg cccgcacaca tatgccactg gggcaagagg ccatcgccag caaaggttgg
    17281 ttgagtgccc ataaatacct gctgctgcgg cgcgccagtc agctgttctt tctggtgctg
    17341 tttctgctgg gcccatggtt cgggatctgg atcgtgcagg gcactctggc cgggtcgctg
    17401 acgctgggcg tgctgcccct gaccgatccg tttgtttttc tgcaaagcct gatcgccggg
    17461 cactggcccg agctgactgc cgccatcggt gccgccatcg tcctggttgc ttacgcgttg
    17521 atcggaggtc gcgtctattg ctcgtgggtc tgcccgatca accccgtaac cgactgtgcg
    17581 cattggctgc accgcaagct gggcctgcaa aaaggctggc aacccaaacg tggcactcgg
    17641 ctgtggatta tggccactgt gcttatcgtc tcaggcctga ccggagccat cgcgtgggag
    17701 ctggtcaacc cgatcaccat gctgcatcgc gggctgatct ttggcatggg atttgtctgg
    17761 gcgatggtcg ccgcgatctt cctgttcgac ttgtttgtct cgcgccacgg atggtgcggc
    17821 catatctgcc cggtaggcgc gttctatgga ttgatcggca gcaaagcgat gctgcgggtc
    17881 agcgccgcca accgctccgc ctgcgatgac tgcatggact gctacgcggt ctgcccggaa
    17941 aaccacgtga tctctccggc gctgaaaggc aaagataccc cgctgatcct gtcgcccgac
    18001 tgcaccaatt gcgggcgctg catcgatatc tgtgccgaag acgttttcaa attcacccat
    18061 cggttcgacg ccctgaccgt cgcgccaccg gaaccaaccg ccgcgcctca gccgcgcgcc
    18121 tcaagacctt tttgaaggag tgagaagatg aaaaagccga tcctagtggg ccttgccctg
    18181 atcccgccgc tgctcctcgg tggcctggcc cttgcacaat ctgccggggt caacagcctg
    18241 cgcggtgccg aggtagatga acctgccgtt ctggatcagg tgcatcgcac ggtcgaaggc
    18301 cgcatgcagc gcaactatcg ccagcagccg ccgctgatcc cgcactcgat cgaacagtac
    18361 cagatcgacc tgcgcaccaa ccagtgcctg tcgtgccacg actggaccaa agccggtgag
    18421 cgcaatgcgc caacgctgtc gatgacccac tatctggacc gcgaaggccg tgagttagat
    18481 cagatcgcag gcactcggta tttctgcaac cagtgccacg tgccgcaggc cgatgcgctg
    18541 ccgctggtcg acaacacttt tgaaccttcc tccggaaact aaactcaggt cgaaaaggag
    18601 agcgcgatat gtccgactcc caagaaaaac aagggctcat ccggcgcctc tggacctggt
    18661 tctggagccc gatcgccgtc ctcagcgttg gtttcaccct gcttgccgga tttctggcag
    18721 gcatcctgtt ctggggtggg ttccactgga cgctggaact gacgaataca gaagagttct
    18781 gcacctcgtg tcacacgatg gaggtcaatc tcggcgaata ccgtgagacg atccactaca
    18841 acaaccattc gggcgtgcgg gcgatctgtt cggattgcca cgtcccggac gagtggaacc
    18901 ataagatcaa agccaagatc atggccgtga aggatgtcta ccacgaactg gcaggcacga
    18961 tcagcacgcc cgagaagtat gaggatcatc gtctcgctat ggcgacggcc gtttggaaga
    19021 agatgaaagc atccgacagc cgggaatgcc gtaactgtca caacttcgac tatatggact
    19081 tcacgattca ggaaacccgg gccgccaatg aacaccagcg cgcgatcgat aacggcatga
    19141 cctgtatcga ctgccatcag ggtatcgcgc acagcctccc accaaactat ctggaaacgt
    19201 atgaaaagat tgcgaaagag atagacggcg aggttctgca ggaacacgca gccgcttcag
    19261 gagacgacat ccgcgcgttc ctgaacaaaa actcggatta aggtgggaca gagatgttag
    19321 aaatacttgg aaccatcggc ggcaacgtat tgggcctacc cggcattctg ggtctggcac
    19381 tgggcatgat gacccgccaa tattggttgg gggccctatt gggcggtctg gtaggcctga
    19441 tcgcaccact gctttttgcc gggtggcaat tttcccatgt cggagccatg gcgctaatca
    19501 tcgcgatcat cgttggcgta tgtgccggta cccttggcac cgccattcgc cgcaagggcg
    19561 cgacagtctg aacaggtcaa cccggcagca atgtcgggtt accgacccca gttttccgcc
    19621 ggatcacttt cggcataatc ccgcagcaat gctatatccg atatcacagc gtggttgcgg
    19681 ttgatcttta cccccaccgc cttaagcctt gaaaacgccc ggctcaggct ttcgggtttc
    19741 atacccagac gacccgcgat cagcatcttg tcatatggca gcgatacttc gcactcaccc
    19801 gcatcagtgt cacagaggtt cagcaaaaac tcggccacgc gctgtgcacc ggtctgcgcc
    19861 ttgagctgtt ccagctgcgc cacgagcgag tgcagatggg tgaaggtcgc ggccaggatc
    19921 gagatcccga tctcggggtc ttccttcatc agcgaaatca ggattgggct gggaatgtgc
    19981 atgacatcac aggccgaaac ggcctcggcc gagaccggat agggcacgtt gcgcagcgcc
    20041 acggcttcac caaaactgtc gccgcgggta aagacgctga ctaccgcttc ggcaccggtt
    20101 ggggtcatgc ggaacagctt gacccaaccc tccaatacga cgtgtatggc ctgcgccgtt
    20161 tcctcctgca ggaatatcgt ctcaccacgg tcatactgac gccagatcgc gtggctcaac
    20221 aatgtttcca catgctgttc cggtaaactg cgcagcagca gcgactgacg tgcgatcgct
    20281 ttttgtgctt cgtgagacaa gagaataccc ctgttacttc ctgccggcgc gcgcgcccgg
    20341 ttggtccatc cttgccccac gctatgccag agccggcagt tgtgcaccat agttttatgt
    20401 tgtgtaaact tgactattgt catgttgcgg gttggttcgc tgccctattc tcggcccaaa
    20461 gccagtattc cggggagcac gtaacatgga ctacgagcgt tatttcagtc aaagcctcaa
    20521 tgaccttcgg gaagaaggga attatcgtgt tttcatagac ttgcaacgtc gttgtggttc
    20581 ttttccgaac gcacgccaga cggatggctc ggtccagcgg aatgtgcgga tctggtgctc
    20641 gaacgactat ctcggcatgg gtcagcaccc ctcggtgatc ggcgcgatgc atgacgcatt
    20701 ggatcgctgc ggcgcggggg caggcggcac gcggaacata tcaggcacca cgcatgatca
    20761 cgtgctgctt gaggccgaac tggcggattt gcacggaaag gaatccgcgc ttctgtttac
    20821 ttccgggtat gtttcgaatt gggcagctct tggcaccctc gccgcaaaaa tccccgacct
    20881 gatcgtgttc tctgatgccc tgaaccacgc ctcgatgatc gaaggcatcc gccactcgcg
    20941 agcgcagaag gtgatctgga aacacaacga tctggaagac cttgaggcca agctggccgc
    21001 cgctgatcca gatgcaccca agatgatcgc cttcgagtca gtctattcga tggacggcga
    21061 catcgccccc atcaaagaga tctgcgatct ggccgacaaa tacggcgcga tgacctatct
    21121 ggatgaggtt cacgccgtcg gtctttatgg cccgcgcggc ggtggcattg ctgaacgcga
    21181 tagactgatg gatcgtctga cggtgatcga aggcacgctt ggcaaggcgt tcggtgtggt
    21241 gggtggatat atcgctgcct ctgctgcgct gtgcgatttc gtgcgcagct tcgccagcgg
    21301 cttcattttt accaccgccc tgccgccttc tatcgcagct ggagctgcag cctcgatccg
    21361 gcatctgaaa caatcgaatg ctgaacgcga cttgcagaaa gcccgcgtgg cacaggttcg
    21421 ggcccgtttg gatgcggaag gtatccccca tatccccaac cccagccaca tcatcccagt
    21481 gatggtcggc gatccggtga agtgcaagtt catctcggac acgctgttgg aagagttcgg
    21541 tatctacatc cagccgatca actatcccac cgtgccaaaa gggaccgagc ggctgcggat
    21601 cacgccgtcg cccgtgcata ccgatgagga tatcgaccat cttgtcggcg cgctgtctgc
    21661 cctctggcaa cgctgccaga tcgcgcggat gccgatggcc gcccagtgat taagaagcgc
    21721 cccctttgcg tgacacttcg ccgtctcctc ggaggcggcg tttttttggt cagatcaggt
    21781 agaggacgaa gatgatgatg gcaaatcctg tagtcaccat ggtgaacccc cgcagccagg
    21841 ccgggctgtt tgcgagatca agataacgag ccaggatgat gcggcatttc gccagtgcga
    21901 ggatcagaat gccgccggcc agggcggcag gcgggatggg cagcacagtc agcagtgcag
    21961 atgcgacgct gagcatcaga agggttagcc atgcgcgtgt gagcgcattc gggagtctcc
    22021 agcgggcgta tttaggaaaa gatgaagctg cggccatccg tattatccca gcaggtaaat
    22081 cacggggaaa agcaggatcc agatcagatc gaccatgtgc cagaactgcg cacctgcctc
    22141 gatgttgcgg gggtcatcgc gccaagcgac cagcagcagg atgccgacgc cagccagcac
    22201 atgagcggcg tgaaagccgg tcagcaggta gtagaacagg aagaacgggt gggtctcgta
    22261 ggtgatccct tgtgcggctt tgcctgcgta ttccacgccc ttgatgacaa ggaatacgac
    22321 gcccagcgcg gcggcggcga tcagtgccag acgggctgcg agccgacgcg cgatctgccg
    22381 ccagtgcagt gcttgcgccg ccagatagcc agaggtgacc agcaccgccg tattgagcgc
    22441 cgctccggta cgataaagat gcgattgtgc ttcggcgaac ccggccggat cggtcaaccg
    22501 aacgcccatg aaggcaatca ggccagcgcc gaataccagc agttccgaga tgatcagaac
    22561 ccacatcaac aactcgcccg gaagctcgtc gatcaaagag gtatcactca tgcgccgacc
    22621 agttggcggt agatttgcgg cagggccata gtcaggcggt gcggatcggg gatgaccgca
    22681 aatccgcctt ggccgaacat gcgcgggaac cagcttttgc cggttttgtc gatggtaaca
    22741 ccaaagaccg attgcccgac gcggcgtgcc tcgcggatgg cttggcgtgt gtcttcgata
    22801 ccgtgacggc cttcgtaatg gtccagatcg ttgggtttgc catcggtgat caccagtagc
    22861 aacctgcgtt tgcgcgattg actggccaga tcagccgagc aatggcggat cgccgcaccc
    22921 agccttgtat agtggcccgg acgcagggac gcgatgcgct gttctaccaa tctgcccatc
    22981 ggctcatcga accgtttgca gcgctgcacg tagacgcgtt ggcgtttcag cgagctgaaa
    23041 gcgtgaatgg caaaatcgtc accgcaggcg ttcagacccc aggccagcgc ggccagtgcc
    23101 tcgcgttcga tgtcgatcac ggcacggcct gtcacggcgc tttcggtgga gcggctgaca
    23161 tccagtagaa tcgaaacggc cagatcgcgg gcttcggggc gggattgcat ccagacgcgt
    23221 tcattgcctt caccgctggc gtggcgatcg gtttcggcac gcacggcggc ctcgatatcc
    23281 agttgatcgc cgtccagatg gccgcgggtc atgacgcggc ccgggcgcag cgcctcgaac
    23341 tggcgcttta cagcgcggat gcggcgggcg gtggcagggt ctttgccgaa ttcagccgag
    23401 tcttcgcgga tatcggcatc cgacagcaag acgttgacgt gatccggcag gtaatgcccc
    23461 gtgcgcacgt cccattcagg atagaggatg cggcctgaaa gacgctcgcg attcacgtcc
    23521 tcgggcgcca ggtccagatg cagtttcagc ttggttggcg gggctttgga gatctgccct
    23581 aaaccgattt cttcctgatc gtcggcggct ttcttggcgt tatcgggatc gtcatcatcg
    23641 atgcgccgat tgatgttcag aaactcggcc cagctgagga tcgcctcaaa cttgtgcagg
    23701 atgaaactgt cactgcggtt ggcctgatcc gatttacggc ggcgggcgcg gtgggttttc
    23761 tcccctgatt cctcaggtgg accttcagta tcggggtttt cgacctcgtt atgttcggaa
    23821 aatccgacgg cgcgcagttc gggccacagg ggaacagggc ggagatgctg atatccacgt
    23881 ggggcggtca gatcatcatc caaggtcaga agctgctcgg cccgcgctga caggggtgcg
    23941 ggatcgccca acatgtaacg aagcagttcc tcgaccgctg cctcctcggg aggcaggcca
    24001 gggatgtcgc ggtgatgcaa cacacccttg caaagctcgt aataaagtgg gcgcaggccg
    24061 ggggcgtcgt ccaaagtagc ctcgaccatg ctctgcgcgg cgatcaacgc gcgcaggtca
    24121 gcgcgcagag ggtcatcttc atcaatccgg gttccggcat gggcggcagc agcggccagc
    24181 cagacaaaaa gcgcgccatt ggcttcgcgc gcggggaaaa cggccagccg gtccggtagg
    24241 cgcagaactt cgccatcgaa ggaggcgcgc ggcatcagct cgacctcggt tgccagcttg
    24301 cgacgccagc ttagacggtg acgtgaaacc tcgggtgaga ccgggcgcaa ttcaacgccc
    24361 ggactacccc caagccctcg gaagaggaca gccagccgcc ctgcgacctc agagaggtcg
    24421 accgcggctc catcatgcac ctcaggtgca tcaaggcggc tggcaagggt gtgccacagt
    24481 ttcccgatcg tttcttcggg ttcccatggc tcaaaatcga tcctgaccat cggccggcct
    24541 cacccaaaga cagccgtgac aagatcgagg agcccgcgtt tgatatcctc gtcatcagtc
    24601 agaggttcga tcatagcggc gaggatggcg cggtcggttg acatgccttg tgcgatcaac
    24661 gtcgcggcat agacaaccag acgggtggaa acgccttcct caaggtcctg ccccttgagc
    24721 ccgcgcagct tgttcgccaa ccggatcagg ggcttgcagc gctccagcgc cagcccgctt
    24781 tcctgggcga cgacttcggc ttccatctca ggagatggga agtcgaattc cagcgaaata
    24841 aaccgctgcc gggtcgaggg tttcagggtt ttcaggatat tctggtatcc ggggttatat
    24901 gaggccacca gcataaagcc gggcgcggcc tcaagttctt cgccggtgcg gtcgatcggc
    24961 aggatgcgcc ggtcgtcggt cagcgggtgc agcacgacgg tcacgtcctt gcgggcctcg
    25021 accacctcat ccagatagca gattgcgcct tcgcgcaccg cacgggtcag ggggccatcg
    25081 acccagacgg tttctccacc tttcaaaagg tagcggccaa tcagatcggc agcggcaaga
    25141 tcatcgtggc aggccacggt ataaagcggg cggccaagtt ttgcggccat gtgggccaca
    25201 aagcgggtct tgccgcagcc tgtcgggcct ttcagcagaa ccggcaggtc gttgttgtaa
    25261 gcggctgtga acacatcaca ttcatcacct tgggcgaggt agaagggggc gtttgccgcc
    25321 ccctcattca gtttcatgga gccgtccata tccatcactc cgcaggggtt tcagctgcgc
    25381 caggttcgat gacctctttc cggggaaccc agatcgagta gatgaacagt agcgcaccaa
    25441 gcaccacaac cacacctgag ccgagacgca tccagtagaa gatcgcaatc tggtcttgca
    25501 cgtccatgaa gtagtcaccg accacacgtt gcatgtgagt ctgcacggta ccaccgaaag
    25561 tcaggacgaa tgtcatgaac accatgccgc tggtcatcag ccagaacgaa cccatgttca
    25621 gaacctgatt atagggatca cggttcttca ggatcggcat cgcgtagctg aagatcgcca
    25681 ggttgaggca gacataggca ccgtagaagg ccaggtgacc gtgcgcggcg gtgatctgtg
    25741 taccgtgggt atagtagttc accccatgca gtgtgtgcag gaagccccag acaccggcac
    25801 cgaagaacgc cagagtggca cagcccagcg accacaacag tgcggccttg ttcgggtggt
    25861 cacggcggcc cttccagacc atgacgaagg caaaggccat catcgcgaag aacgggatca
    25921 cctcgaggct cgagaagatc gacccgatcc actgccaata cccgggggta ccgatccagt
    25981 aatagtggtg acctgtaccg aggatgcccg agaacagggc agcggcaacg atgacatata
    26041 gccatttctc gacgatctca cggtcaacgc cggtcagctt gagcatcagg taggccagga
    26101 tcgaggccat gatcagctcc cacacacctt caacccacag gtggacgaca taccaccagt
    26161 actgtttgtc gagcgacagg ttgcccgggt tgtagaaggc aaacaggaac agcagcgcca
    26221 gaccccacag gcccaacaac aggatgttgg tgatggcagt cttcttgccc ttcagaacgg
    26281 tcatcgacac attgtaaagg aagatcaacg cggccacgac aatacccatc ttgacccatt
    26341 tgggttgctc aaggaactcg cgcccctctt tgcccagcag ccagttgcct tcgaacaggt
    26401 tgaagacata ggtcacaacc acacccagcg tgccgaccac aagaatgatc agctgcagat
    26461 aagccagctt gggtgaatgg atttcacgtt ccgcctcttc cgggatcagg aagtaggccg
    26521 ctccaaagaa gccaaggatc agccagacga tcaaagagtt ggtgtgaagc atccgcacga
    26581 tgttgaacgg cagaagctca ctcaggaagt tcgggaatac atagatgaaa ccggccagaa
    26641 ggccgccgat cacctgtatc gcgaacaagg ccatagctac cgcaaagtag gcataggcta
    26701 ttttttggga ttcgtatttc attgctccgt tccctttctc agcctgcctc gttgggcggc
    26761 cagccctgag cgtcgatatt gtcggtccag atcaggaagt tcgccagatc acggatctct
    26821 tcgtcgctga ggttgaaatt gggcatctgt cgacgaccgg gaatgccggt cggttgtgct
    26881 tccatccagc ccttaagtgc ttcaaaggct gattccgggt cgtccagcac accccaacgg
    26941 gtcatcacat tcgcgacttc cggcgcatag taggcacctt cacccatgat agtatgacag
    27001 ttgatgcagg cgtgtttttc ccagacatgc ttgccccgga ccacactttc atcaagcttt
    27061 gccgaattct cggagttgac gatatacaag tgcgaatggg ccgacagggc cagaaagatg
    27121 aggatgaaga acagtgaccc gccatagaat atgttgcgag ccatgctctt tgtcatgact
    27181 tctcgcattg cgctctcctt tgcgcagatt agctagtatg gagacaatgc cgcgtgggta
    27241 gtggagctgc cttaacgaaa gtcaagactg cagaggatga gcgttcccca ttccaaatct
    27301 ttggtcatca gaggccaaca acgatctatc ttgaccaaac aacggcagaa tcccctcatt
    27361 aaaccgatat ttttaatcga ataataacct tgaaaactgc atttagggtg gtcagtctct
    27421 tgcagaattc tttgtcggtc ggggttttcc cttcggcctg cggtccactc aagccaggcg
    27481 gataatatca atgccaatta atatctacgg tgcctttcgt actgacacga cgatgacaga
    27541 caacacagcg acctttgcga cgcttggggc cacgtttcag atatcccaat atagccagat
    27601 cacgattgac gatggtgcgg atgggtcggt tattgaaggc gacaatatcg tcaatgaatc
    27661 cccgaacgac ccgacccaga cctatttggg agaggtgttt atctgggact acacgatcga
    27721 agtaaatgat ggcgtcaaca cctatcagat cggtgttatg gactgggatg aaaacggcga
    27781 tggggatttc gattttccaa cggctgaaca aggttatttc attggcttta tcggtgatat
    27841 tcccccgctc aacaccaccc tgactgttgg ctcggttgtc gacaacggcg cgaatattga
    27901 cgtagatacc gttgttccct gcttctgcgc tggcacgctg atagatactc cgaccggacc
    27961 tcgcgcgatc gaaacactat ccactggtga caaagtcgtc accttggatc acggtcccca
    28021 agttattcgt tggattggat cgcgaacgct tgatgcgtct gaactggctc gcaaacccag
    28081 attacaccct atccggatcg ctgccggtag tctgggcagc ggcctgccac gtcgtgatct
    28141 tttggtctca ccccagcacc gcatgctgat ccgttcgaac atcgcgattc gcatgttcga
    28201 cagcgaggaa gtcctggtcc cagcccacaa gcttgttggc atcccgggaa ttactgtcga
    28261 agaggacgct cagaatgtcg tctactatca catactcttc gaccggcatg agatcgtgtt
    28321 ggccgaaggt gcgccatccg aaagcctatt caccgggcag caggcgctaa aggctataca
    28381 cccggaagca ctggctgaaa ttgttgcgct ttttcctgaa ctggcctcgc aggatcatca
    28441 acctgtggct gcgcgccaga ttcccaggca gggaagaaaa atccactcat tgctacgacg
    28501 gcacaaaaaa aacgacaggg ccttgatccg accgtcttga tgcggattca tcgacgcgcc
    28561 tacactcagg atgcaatacg tggccctgtc aaagcaggcc acatcgtgat caggtaaaga
    28621 acgatagcgc tgatccacag accgtcagaa accaacatca tgaccagata cccctggtcg
    28681 gtcactgaac caacccagcg caaaatagcg gacgaagcca taagaccgta ggcgactgcc
    28741 ataggtggcg gggcaacaag tgcgcggcca ctatggccca aagcagcccg actcatcacg
    28801 gctagggtca tgcctccgac acaaccgatt cccagaacgt gcaacgcgcc gatttcgctg
    28861 ccgataccca gaaccgccac cccccacaaa accagcccca atgccagcat tcccagaccc
    28921 agatgcaggg caaccaagat cggttgacgt atggcccagc gcgcgcgcca ccgtgacatg
    28981 cgcaggattt gggttatgcc aagcgctacg gccatgccac ccgctatctt acccaatccg
    29041 aagagaaaaa cgctgagcgg tagtagcagc gccaatccca tgctggcttt gtctaatgca
    29101 gctaccgata ccggccacgc ggcttccggc ttgcccgcgc gcttcatcgc attccgggtg
    29161 aaagctggcg ttatacgtcc accaagtatc gcgatcatgc tgcacagcgt cagcaatcct
    29221 acacgcaatc ctatgtccag tgtaccgccg gtaatgccca tccaatcaag atgggtcagc
    29281 agattggcaa tccagaaata gctgagcaac aacagaaaga tcatgttctg cggcttgggg
    29341 cgtcggatca gttggcttgc gatctttgcc gccagaatcg gtacaaaggc cagatcgaag
    29401 acagcgacca gacccggcgg cagagccccg gagaaccaca tcgcgatccg tccggccaac
    29461 cagatacccg cggcaataac aataaactgt acccttgcct ccggcgtacc cgtccagttt
    29521 ggcaccgctg tcagtagaaa tcctccaagg gcggccgtgg catatccaaa tatcatctca
    29581 tgcgcatgcc acatgggtgg gttcatggca taggtcggat tttcgtaacc gaccaacccg
    29641 gtctgagtcg tgagccacac accccaagca ccacccgcga atagaccgaa tagccccgct
    29701 gacagaaaaa agacgcgaaa tccttcactc agtacccgcg cgatcattgc cggcatgcct
    29761 gctctcctcg gccttagtgg ctgttgaatc cggtctaaca aacccgactc gttcgggact
    29821 taaccgaaat caagcgcccg gagaaacatg accctaaaac ataggttttc ctcataattt
    29881 aaaggttaat caggaccttc attttccagt ttgcgaccct tccgttgact ttcgtcaagg
    29941 agtgatcggc gccaatgttt caggctgcaa cctgcctcac cacgcaaatg gagagtgatc
    30001 atgtcacttg gaatcagcta cgataagacc ggccgcgcct ttggggtcgg tttggcaatg
    30061 ctgctgggct ctgtcgccgc gccagcattt gccgaagagc caacgttgag cgacgaagca
    30121 tttgagtcgt ccaagcagct ctattttgaa caatgcgcag gttgtcacgg cgttctgcgc
    30181 aaaggtgcga ccggtaagaa cctggaacca cactggaaaa aaactgcagc agacggcacc
    30241 gtcacagaag gcggtacgct tcagctgggt caggagcgcc ttgaaaagat catcgcctgg
    30301 ggaaccgaag gcgggatgaa caacttctcg gacattatga ccgagcagga aatcaaggat
    30361 atggcgacat acatcatgat ggaggccccc aagccgccgg aaatgtcgct ggagcagatg
    30421 aaagagaccc gcaaggtcta tgtggaagag gccgactatc caaccgagcc gctgcatggc
    30481 cgcaactggg aaaacttctt cgtcgtcatc gaacgtgacg tgggcaaagt ggctgttatc
    30541 gacggcgaca ccaaagaagt gctgactcac atcccgactg gttatgccgt acacgttctg
    30601 aaagcgtctg agcaccactc gatcactgag cctgagcatc ccggccgctt ctggtacacg
    30661 atgggccgcg acggcaagat gaccaagatc gacctctggc agaagccaga gaacatgttg
    30721 gtttccgaag tcaaaatcgc ctatgacgca cgcgacgttg ccgtttccgg cgacggtaaa
    30781 tacgtcatcg gtggcggcta ctggccgccg catttcgcga tcgttgacgc gcagaccatg
    30841 gaaccggtca aggtcgtttc tacacgtggt accaacgtag acggcgagta tgtggaagaa
    30901 gcccgcgtag ccgcgatcta caccacgccg aacgaaccca cctggatcgt tgccgtgaaa
    30961 gagctcggcc agctgtggca ggtcgattat accgacctgg acaacctgcg gatcgacaag
    31021 atcaactcgg ccaagttcct gcatgacggg ttcttcgacc cgacaggccg gtacttccag
    31081 atcgccgcga acgcgtcgaa caagatggtc gtcgtcgaca ccgagaccca caagctggaa
    31141 gcgatgatcg acactgcagc cctgccgcac ccgggacccg gcgccaactg ggtcgacccg
    31201 aactgtggtc cggtggctgg tacaacccac cttggtgttg gtaccgtaac ggtctggggt
    31261 aacgaccccg aaggtcatcc ggatcaggcc tggaaaacct gctacgaagt ggaaacagac
    31321 ggccccggcc tgtttgtccg tacccacccg aactcggact acatctgggc cgaccagact
    31381 aaacaccccg agccggaaat tcagcagtct gttcaggtca tctcgaaaga gaccggtgag
    31441 atcgtgaaaa ccatccagat caccgaagac gaaggcagcg ctgctgttca cttcgaattc
    31501 aacgcggatg ggaccgaggt ctgggtttcc aaatggaacc tgtcggattc gaaagaaccc
    31561 aatggccaga tcgtaatctt cgacgccaag acactggaag aaatcggccg catcgaaggg
    31621 ctttatgctc cgaccggtaa gttcaacgtc tacaaccgtt cgaaccacgt cacctgacgg
    31681 tttgagaacc aacaccggaa agggcgggcc cctcgcccgc cctttcctcg tttgacccat
    31741 cagccaaact caccggcctg ccatcaaagg ccagataaga aagccaaaac ggagcccgga
    31801 tatgacctcc gaaccggata agaaaaaacc gatctggcgc cggtatttcc tgtggggaat
    31861 gcccgtggcc ggtattgccg cagcttttgt cggcggcatc atcttctggg gcgggttcaa
    31921 caccgccatg gaagccacca acaccaagga tttctgtatc tcgtgccacg agatgcgcga
    31981 tttcgtctat gaggaatata cgggcacgat ccacgacgtg aaccgttcag gcgtaggtgc
    32041 tgtctgttcc gactgccacg tgcccaagga ctggacgcat aagatcatcc gcaagatcaa
    32101 ggcgtcgaaa gagctgtacg gcaagatggt cggcaccatc aacacacgcg aaaaattcga
    32161 ggccaaacgc gtgcacctgg cgatgaacga atgggagcgg atgaagtcca gcgactcgcg
    32221 tgagtgtcgc aactgccatg acttcgagtc gatgatgccc gagttccaaa aaccccgtgc
    32281 gcgtcagcag cacctgaatg cgatgaccgt cgggcaaacc tgtatcgact gtcacaaagg
    32341 gattgcacac tcggacgctc gtgatcgggc tgacgaggag tatctggaaa agcttgaggc
    32401 cccgaacccg tcctttatcc gcgagatacc gccggaatac ctggccagcc tggaacggat
    32461 tgaagccaaa gaagctgccg aagctgaggc cgaaaaagct gccaaacagg cacagcatga
    32521 ggccatgcag gcacagattg cggcggcggt ggatgcggcg gtggccgagg agcgcgccaa
    32581 agccggcggc gaagaggccg cagcgccttc aggtggtgga ggtggcagcg atgtcggctc
    32641 ggacatagat tggaacgcgg tagctgctac agatctcaag ctgttctacc ccggtcaggc
    32701 ttcgtttgaa tgggtacaga atggcaaatt ccacggaggc gctcgtccgc tgacaaaagg
    32761 tggtgaccag tgcacgacct gtcacgccaa agagctggat accatcggca acaaaatcgt
    32821 cgcaggtggt gagcttgagc cgacgccgat ccccggcaaa cggggcgtga tcgatgcgac
    32881 cgtacaggcc gcgcatgatg atcagaacct ctatgtccga ctgcagtggc cggatgctgg
    32941 gcacaatccc gcacctttcg ttgatggtgg caaaatggac cctgacaacc agatcaaggt
    33001 tgccatgatg atcaccggca cagggatcga actgggcgaa caggtggggt gttgggcctc
    33061 gtgccacgcc gacaacacct atatgccatt cgcgcccgag gcggacgcca tcgcaggtaa
    33121 cgccgatgtg gcgggtcgta tgaccacgca ggacacggtg accaagtaca tcagcgaaag
    33181 ccggaccgag gtcgagatca agggccgtcg tggcaaggcg ctgggtggct gggacaaact
    33241 gcaagccgct gagcagatcg agcagtatct ggccgacggc acctatctgg acctgatgcg
    33301 cgtctatgca gacggcagcg ccaccaacgg ttatctgctg gaacagcgcg tggttaatga
    33361 cggcgaaatc gccgcctcgg ccagcctcga cgcgggcatg tggaccgtgg tcttcacccg
    33421 cccactgaac tcgggcgcac ccggtgacgt gccgctggag gccggtcaga cctacacggt
    33481 cggctttgct atccacgatg actttgccgc cgcgcggttc caccacgtga cgctggatac
    33541 cagcctggcg ctggacgatg acagtgcctt catcaacgtg gtcaaacaat aaggaactgg
    33601 ggccgggcaa tccggcccct tccgcttaga agaggagact tggacgatga aaccccaaca
    33661 ccttcttccc gctttgctgt ttctggccgc acctgcctgg gcggatgaga ccgccgagct
    33721 gtgtgctgaa gccgaagagc gttatgccga gctgtttggt cagccctcat cctccattga
    33781 ggatgcggaa gtggtgctga tgtacaaata caccttctgc ccggtcgagc tgaccgtgaa
    33841 agcaggcacc acggtgcgct gggtcaacgt ggacaaacgc acgagccact cggtcctgct
    33901 gaaagacggc agcgaacccg aaagcgacag gctgtttcct gaggaaacgg ttgaactgac
    33961 cttcctcacc cccggcccgc aggaatattt gtgcggaccc cattgggaaa cgcagaacat
    34021 gatcggcatg atcaccgtcg aaccctgagc cgaggcacca tacaggcatg agagagagga
    34081 gcgcgggatc aattcctgcg ctccttaact ttagtcaagg aggttccttt tcgattgcgc
    34141 cagtctggcc gcatgacacg cccggctcac ccagcaacgt cccctgatcg cgcaggaatt
    34201 ccgggctccg aagacattca gaccaagcga gtttgcacat gagcggtaag gtttttctga
    34261 ttggcgcagg ccctggtgac cctgaactga tgaccctgcg cgcactgcgg atgctgcaag
    34321 aggcggatgt ggttgtttat gaccgtctgg tctcgaccga tatcctcaac ttgcatgccg
    34381 agggcgcacg gctgatcccg gttggcaagg cccccaaatg ccatacggtg ccgcaggatc
    34441 gcatcaacga aatcctggtc gaagaagcaa gcgccggtca caccgttgcg cggttgaaag
    34501 gcggcgaccc gatgatcttc gggcgtggat cggaagaggc ggcgcatctg atggccaacg
    34561 gcatcccggt cgaatatgcg ccgggcatca ccgccgcaca gggggcgtcc tgttccaccg
    34621 gcgtgccgct gacccaccgc ggtctggcga cctcggtgca atatgtcact gggcatcggc
    34681 aggccgacaa ggtgctggat ctggattgga aacgtctggc cgacccggac tcgacgctgg
    34741 ttgtctatat gggggtcgcc aatatcggcc agatcgccat ggggctgatg accaagaacc
    34801 tgcccggttc gaccccggtg ttggcagttg gcaaagccac cacaccggat gaacaccgca
    34861 tggtgtcccg gctggatcga ttggcagcgg atgtgcgcga cgctgatttg aaagcaccga
    34921 cgctgttcat catcggcaag gtcgtatcgc tattcgcaga acggcccgtg gctgaacttc
    34981 tggagcaggc gcatggctaa gtttggttcc aggcgatcag ggggcagtct gtcgctgccc
    35041 gatggtgctg ccaagggccc aggttggacc gcgcgcgctg tactgacgac ggctgtgctt
    35101 gtggccacat ctgcctttgc cgccgacact cttgacccca acgcgctgaa acgtcttgtc
    35161 catcaggact gcggctcgtg ccatgggctg tcgttgaaag gcggtctcgg ccctgatctg
    35221 agatccgaga cattggagca ctacgacgcg gacgttctga ccggcgtaat actcgatggt
    35281 atccccgaca ccgcgatgcc cccatggcgg cctttgatca gcgaagaaga ggctgaatgg
    35341 atcgcgcgtt atctgctggc acaggaggca caatgaaaca gctcatcctc acccttgccg
    35401 ccaccctgct gatgacaaca gcgcaggctg agcccaccgc gaccggagac ctcggccttg
    35461 tgatcgaacg ggcaaaaggc tcggtcctgc tggtggatca atccgaccgc gccgcgctgg
    35521 cccggatcga agggcttggc gatctctccc atgcctcatt ggtctattcc cccgatgaac
    35581 gctttgccta tgtcttcggg cgcgatggag ggctgactaa ggtcgatatc gtcacccgcc
    35641 agatcgtgaa ccgcgtggtc caggcgggca acgccatcgg cggcgcaatc tcggatgacg
    35701 gcaaactggt cgcggtgtcg aactatgagc ccggcggggt acgggtcttt gatgcggaca
    35761 cgcttgagat ggtcgccgac attcccaccg acagcaaaac catcggtctg gtcgacgcac
    35821 cgggtcgccg atttgtcttt accatgtggg atacgggcga gacctggatc gccgatttca
    35881 ccaagggtga ccccgcaatc accaagattg ctgacatggg caaaaacccc tatgacgcgc
    35941 tgatcaccgc caatggtcgc acctatatca ccggcctgtt cggtgaggat ggactgaccg
    36001 cgctggacct gtggtccgac aatcccgaac ccatccgcgt gctgcctgac tatggtcgcg
    36061 gacaagaaga aatgccggtc tacaagatgc cccacctcga aggatgggcg ctgaccgggc
    36121 gcgaattcgt gctgccggct gtcggccatc acgaggttct ctggatcgat tccgacaccc
    36181 tgaccgagac cgggcgcacg cagacccacg gccagccggt ctttgccatg gcccgacccg
    36241 acggtcggca ggtttgggtg aatttcgccc acccgttgaa tgatacaatt caggtcattg
    36301 attcagtgag caaggaaatc atccacgagt tcaaacccgg ccccgccgtg ctgcatatgg
    36361 aattcacgcc tcgagggcat gaggtttgga tcagcgtccg cgatgccaac aaagtcatgg
    36421 tctacgacac ccagaccttt gaaaagctgc gcgagattga ggccgacagc ccctcgggca
    36481 ttttcttcac cgcgcgtgcg cacagaacgg ggctttgaca tgcagcatat caccgacccg
    36541 atcgaccgcc gtcttctgga cgatttccag cgtgattttc ccatcgtaga gcgcccgttt
    36601 caggttctgg ccaacgcgct tgggctggaa gaggcagaag tgctcgaccg tctggcccgg
    36661 atgcgcaaaa ccggccgcat aacgcgggtc ggtgcgacga tcgcacccgg cgcggtttcg
    36721 gccagtacgc ttgcggctgt ggcagctccg gaagaacggc tggaagaggt cgcagcgctg
    36781 atcgatgcgg aacctggtgt gaaccacaat taccagcgcg aggatgactg gaacctttgg
    36841 ttcgtggcca ctggaccgga ccggacgcat gtgaacgaca ccctcgcaag gatctcgcag
    36901 cgctcggggc tgcgggttct ggatttgcgg ctggtgcggc cgttcaacat tgatctgggc
    36961 tttcgtatgt cgggcgagac ccgcaatgct cctggcccgc gaaaagtgga tcgttcagcc
    37021 atgcgagagg gtgaccgacc cctgttgcag gccctcagtt ccggcctgtc gctggtctct
    37081 gatccttatg cggcgctggc ccgaaccctg aaccgcgacc cagacgacgt gatggatcgc
    37141 gtagccgcct tgcaccgggc cgggatcatc tctcgcctgg gcgtcatcgt acgccaccgc
    37201 gctttaggct ggtccgccaa tgcaatggtg gtctgggata tgccggccga gcaggtcagc
    37261 agcgctggcc cggcgctggc agcgcatccc ggtgtgacac tgtgctatga gcgcaacccg
    37321 gtcgaggata tctggcccta tcgcctctat tccatgatcc atgcgcgttc gcgccctgag
    37381 gcaatggagg ttttggccgg ggccgccgcc ctgcccgaac tatttggcgc gcagcgcaaa
    37441 gtactgttct cgacccgctg tttcaaacag accggtgcat tgatccaacc gaaggaggcc
    37501 gccgcatgac gctcgacgac accgaccgcg cgatcctaaa ccggatgcag gatgaccttc
    37561 cgctgacctc gcacccttac tccgaaattg ctcaggaaat ggggatcgca gagtccgacc
    37621 tgctggcccg tctgacccgc atgaaagacg agcgtgtgat cacccgcttt ggtcccttct
    37681 ttgacgctgc tgcgatgggt ggagccttct gtctgtgcgc tatggccgtg cccccacggg
    37741 atttcgaaaa cgtcctgacc aaagtcaatg cgcatcccga ggtcgcccat aattatgaac
    37801 gcacgcatcg gctgaacatg tggttcgttc tggcgaccga aacacccgaa gggatcgcag
    37861 ccacagccga ggcgatcgaa cgggaaacag ggatcgcggt cctgcaattc cccaaacttc
    37921 aggaattctt catcggcttc cgggtggcgg catgatcgac gctaaagaca gagagattat
    37981 cgaggcgctg caaggcggcc tgccccttgt gcccgccccc tacgcgaagg tggccgacgg
    38041 cttgggcctg gatgaaaaga ctctgatgtc ccgtctggcc gatatgaaat cgcgtggcgt
    38101 catccggcgc atcgctgcgg cccccaacca ctataaactg gggatgacct cgaacggcat
    38161 gactgtgtgg gatgtcgacg atgaccgcgt cgctgaattg ggcgctcaga ttggttcgct
    38221 acccttcgtc acccattgct atgaacgccc gcgcgccttg ccagactggc cttacaatct
    38281 gttcgccatg gttcatggcg ctgaccggga tgaggtcgag gacaagcgtg ccgagattgc
    38341 cgccatcctc ggcgatgcct gccgggccaa agatatcctt tattccacgc gcatcctgaa
    38401 aaagaccggg ctgcgcctga aaaagaaagg ctgagatatg tttcgcctga ccgaatacat
    38461 gcaccagctg gtcaaaccga ccccggtgcg caaacgccgc tccggcccgg tgaaaccggt
    38521 ggtgatctgg aacctgacac ggcgttgcaa tctgaaatgc cgccattgct ataccgtctc
    38581 ggcggatgtc gcgttcccgg gtgagctcag ccacgagcaa gccatggtaa cccttgagga
    38641 tctgggccag tttcgcgtcc cggccctgat cctctcgggt ggggaaccac tggacaggtt
    38701 cgatttcttc gacatcgcca atcgcgcgcg tgatctggtg ccgatgctgg cactatcgac
    38761 caacggcacg cggatttacg acgaaaccgc cgacatgatt gcggacgtgg gcttcaacta
    38821 tgtcggcatc tcgctggacg gaatcggggc cacgaacgac tggttccgcg gtgtcgaggg
    38881 cgcctttgcc gacgccctgc gcggtgtgcg cgaatgcaag aaacgcggca tcaaggtggg
    38941 cctgcggttc tgcctgaccg aaggcacgca acatcacctg cctgacctgc tgcagctgtg
    39001 cgatgatgag ggagtcgaca agttctatct gtctcacctc gtctacgccg ggcgcggcga
    39061 caaaaaccga ggcgaagatg ccgagcacct gcgcacccgt aagggtctgg acctgctgct
    39121 ggaacgtgcg tgggaggctg cgtctggcgg tcgtctgctg gatatcgtga ccggcaataa
    39181 cgacgccgat gcggggtatt tcctgaactg ggtccgggcg catttcgacg atgacaaagc
    39241 cgcccatgtg cgcgagcatc tggccgcgtg gggcgggaac tccagcgggc tgggcgtggc
    39301 caatatcgac aatctgggcc gcgtgcatcc cgacacttat tggtccgatt acacagtcgg
    39361 caatgtgaag accaaatcgt tctcagaact ttggaccggt gacgacccga tgctggccat
    39421 gctgcgcacc cgtccgcgtc ctttgaaagg gcgttgcggg gcctgccagt taaaggacgt
    39481 ctgcggcgga aacacccgca tccgggcgct gcaacttact ggtgatccgt gggccgaaga
    39541 tccggcctgc tatctgtcga atgaagaaat cggcgtggat ggcgcgagcg agcgcctgca
    39601 ggtcacgccg ttccggggga aaagccatga tccggcgcat cagttctttt gacactctga
    39661 aaatcggcgc tttctgctcg ctactgctag cgggcaccgc atgggccgat gcctcatctg
    39721 attacgccga gcattgcgcc tcatgccatg gcgagaaccg tctgggtggg gtcggtccgg
    39781 cgcttattcc cgaaacgctg aaacggatgc gagggccgcg tgtggccgct gtgatcgccg
    39841 aggggcgaat cgcgacacag atgccggcgt tttcgtatga actggacgcg ctgcagatcg
    39901 aggaactagc agggtggctg aaatcgccgc tggaaaccga tcccgaatgg ggcgaggccg
    39961 atatcatggc cagccgcact ctggacgagg attacattcc agtcgatgcc ccggtctggg
    40021 acagcgaccc gatgaacatc acgctggccg ttgagaccgg cgatcaccat gtcagcgttc
    40081 tggatgggga tactttcgag gttctggacc ggttcgagac accttttgcc gtgcatggcg
    40141 ggccgaagtt tagcccggac gggcgctatg tcttcatcat gtcccgcgat ggctgggtgc
    40201 agaaatatga catctgggcg ctgaaacagg taggccgcgt gcgtgcgggt ctgaacagcc
    40261 gcaacatcgc catgtcaggg gatggcaaat gggtggccgt ggcaaactat ctgccgaact
    40321 ctctgacact gctgtcgacc gaagacctgt ctgtagcgaa agtcattgat gtaaaaagca
    40381 aaaaaggaaa acccagccgc gtctcggcgg tctatcaagc accgccccgc gagagcttcg
    40441 ttctcgcgct gaaagacgtg cccgagattt gggaagtatt ctacggggcg aacccaccgc
    40501 aatccggttt ggggcatgac ttccgcatcg agggtcagtt caagaacccc gatcccttcc
    40561 cggtgcgcaa gattaccacg ccggactatc tggacgattt cttctttgac cagagctatg
    40621 aatacgtcat gggcgcctcg cgcgatggca agggcgggca ggtgatcgat ctggttatcg
    40681 gtcacaaagt ggctgatctg gacctgcctg ggatgcctca cctaggttcg ggaattacct
    40741 ggaaacatgg cgactccacc gtgatggcga cgccgcatct gaccgatggc acggtctcgg
    40801 tgatcgacat ggagacatgg gaaaccgtca agcggatcaa gaccgaaggg cccggctttt
    40861 tcatgcgcag ccatgagaat tcgccttacg tctgggccga tgtgtttttt gggccgaaca
    40921 aggacgccat gcatgtgatc gataagcaaa gccttgaaat cgtaaaaact ttacgccctg
    40981 cgccaggcaa gaccgtggcg catgttgagt tcaccaagga tggtagccac gcgctggttt
    41041 caatctggga agatgacggc gcggtgatcg tttatgacgc gcagacgctg gaagaggtcc
    41101 gccgcctgcc gatgcgcaaa ccgtctggga agtacaatgt ctggaacaaa atcaccttct
    41161 cggaaggcac cagccactga ggataaatgg ccggtctgga agctagccat gctgctttac
    41221 ccggccacgg ctctgaccgt ggccatcaac ctgtttctgg ccgggctgat cctgcacagc
    41281 gctggatttg gtgccatcgg gccggtgccc gcgatcctgt ggtcgatccc attgggcata
    41341 cctgccgcgt ggttggcggg gcgttgggtg cgagggttga tggatgaggc agatggttga
    41401 tttcaaatgt taaaatcgaa agtttccaga acctgaccta agtcaagtat cgcgccgaga
    41461 gaatccccta gaacacgcag catagcttcc cgagtcggag tctccatgcc tgccctcgtc
    41521 cctttgcaca atctccctgc ccgtgcggtt cgcgcggcag ctgggttggc gggcatgctc
    41581 cttctattgc tgcagacctt tggaacggcg ctggcgagtc ccggtgaaag tgtctgggtg
    41641 gagatctgct cggaaggcgg cgcggtctgg gttgaggttg accttgagga gggcaccgaa
    41701 gacccgaccg cgtactgccc gaaatgcgcc gattgcgcgc tgtgcgctgt caccagcgcg
    41761 gcacccgtgc ccgagctggc gcaagtgccg caaatcggaa tcttccttgt tgtacaggtt
    41821 cagaacagca aatcttccgt gttgtacaac tcggatcggc tgtggcccga aacccgggga
    41881 cccccgtgcc cgacccaaaa tacatctgaa cgcgccccgc gcgcgtccat ggcgtccacc
    41941 ctaagtatcg gaggtgcgcc gtggtcgtaa gtcgcgcaat ccatttcctg ctggcctttg
    42001 ccctgtcctg cctgatggcg atcagcgccc aagccgacag ccttgccagc ttcctgcccg
    42061 agattgaacc cgccgatctg gcccccggtg ccgatgcctt tgggccggtc cgcgatgacg
    42121 ttccggttgc gcccgttctt aagggcggcg agaccgttgc ctgggccttc ctgacttctg
    42181 acttcgtggg caccaccgga tattccggca aaccgatcca tgtggttgcc gccatcgatg
    42241 acgacgcggt gttgaccggt gtgcagctgg tcaagcactc ggaacccatc gttctgatcg
    42301 gcatcccaaa ctcgcgcatg gttgagctga ccgaaggcta tgccggtctg gacctgaagg
    42361 ttgaggctga aaccggcggc gagggacatg acctcgacat catctcgggt gcgacggtga
    42421 cgatcatggt gatcgatgac agccttgtgc gtggtggcat caaggtggcc cgagcactgg
    42481 gtctgggcgg gttgtctccg ctacaggcag acgggccgaa acgcgaagtc gatatggcac
    42541 aggatgccgt ttacgactgg accacattgt cgggtgacgg ttcgatccgg cggctgacac
    42601 tggatgtcgg ccaggtcaac gctgcctttg aagccactgg cgatcagcgc gccatcaaac
    42661 gccctgaacc gggtgagccg gatgacacgt tcatcgacat gcacgtggcg ctggtctcgg
    42721 tcccatcgat cggcaaatcg ctattgggcg aggcggaata tcagaacctt gtcgaatggc
    42781 tggatgaggg cgaacaggct attctggtgc tggggcgcgg ggcctacagc ttcaagggtt
    42841 caggctacgt acgcggcgga atcttcgacc ggattcagct tatccagggc gacaattcgg
    42901 tacggttctt cgacaagcag caagagcgtc ttggcagggt tgcagccccg gacgcgccca
    42961 gtttcaccga gctggatatc ttcaagattc ccgccgaagc cgaattcaac ccggccgagc
    43021 cgttccgcct gcaactgctg gtgcaaaggg ccgtgggtgc ggtcgacaaa accttcctga
    43081 ccttcgatct gggctacaag ctgcccgagc agtatctgtt gccagtcgca gcccccactg
    43141 ttgtggatga cgccactggc gaagccgcag caaaggccgc cttgtggaaa cgcatctgga
    43201 aggatcgcac ggtcgagatt gccggtctgg gcgtcatgtt gttggtgctg accgcaacct
    43261 tcttcttcca gttccacgcc acgatgaacg cccgggtctt ttactggttc cgcatcggat
    43321 atctgaccct gacgctgttc tttatcggct ggtacgccaa tgcgcagctg agcgtggtga
    43381 acctgatggc tctggcgggc agcttgcgca ccgggttctc atgggacgcc ttcctgctgg
    43441 atccactggt cttcatccag tggtttgccg tggccgccgc cctgttgttc tggggacgcg
    43501 gggcttattg cggctggctg tgcccgtttg gtgcgctgca ggaactgacc aacaagatcg
    43561 cgcgcgcgct gaaagtgcca caatggacgc tgccatgggg actgaacgaa cgtctgtggc
    43621 ctgcgaaata catgatcttc cttggcctct tcgggctcag ctttgtctcg atcccgctgg
    43681 ctgagaccta tgccgagatc gagccgttca agaccgccat cattctgaag ttcatgcgcg
    43741 actggccctt tgtggtcttt gcgctgaccc tgctggggat cgggctgttc atcgaacggt
    43801 tctattgccg ctacctctgc ccgctgggcg gagcgttggc tatccctgcc cgaattcgca
    43861 tgttcgactg gctgcgccgc tacaaggaat gcggcagccc ttgtcagacc tgcgccaacg
    43921 aatgccccgt tcaggccatc caccccactg gtgagatcaa cccgaacgag tgcgtcacct
    43981 gcctgcattg tcaggtgctc taccagtccg aggacaaatg tcccgtcgtt atccgccagc
    44041 ttaaacggcg ggccaagaca gggtcggtca acatcaaggc ccccctcggg caaccaccgg
    44101 cgaaccatcc gaacgccaaa ccgcaatccg tttcctaaaa aggaggaacg atcatgtcgg
    44161 aacaagacaa caaactgaac atcacccgcc gagggatgct gggggcaacc gccaccggtg
    44221 cagtgctggc cgggaccggc ctaggttcga ccctgatgac cgcgaaacag gccagcgctg
    44281 cggccaatgc caacctggag cccggagagc tggacgaata ttacggcttc tggtcttcgg
    44341 gtcagaccgg tgaattgcgc atcctgggct tcccgtccat gcgcgagctg atgcgggtgc
    44401 cggtgtttaa ccgttgctct gcaactggct ggggtcagac caacgagtcg cttaagatca
    44461 tgaccgatgg cctgctgccg gaaaccaagg aattcctcgc caagcggggc atgaaaacct
    44521 atgacaacgg cgacctgcac cacccgcaca tgtcgttcac cgacggcacc tatgacggcc
    44581 gttacctgtt catgaacgac aaggccaaca cccgtgtcgc ccgtgtgcgt tgcgatgtga
    44641 tgaaatgcga caagatcacc gagatcccga atgccaaggc gatccacggt ctgcgtccgc
    44701 agaaattccc gcgcaccggt tatgtctttg ccaatggtga agatgaaact ccgctggtca
    44761 acgatggcac cgtgctggac gatccgtcgc aatacgtgaa catcttcacc gcgctggacg
    44821 gcgataccat ggaagtggca tggcaggtga tcgtttcggg gaacctcgac aacaccgact
    44881 gcgactatca gggcaaatac gcctattcga cctcgtacaa ctcggaaatg ggtatgaacc
    44941 tggccgagat gaccgagaac gaactggacc acgttgttgt cttcaacctc gcggaaatcg
    45001 aaaaaggcat cgaggctggt gactatcagg agctgaaagg cgtcaaggtt ctggacggcc
    45061 gtaagggtca gaacaagaaa tacacccgct acatcccgat cccgaactcg ccccacggca
    45121 tcaacaccgc gcctgatggc aagcatgtct gcatcaacgg taagctgtcg ccgaccgtat
    45181 cgatcatgga tgtgaccaag ctggacgccc tgttcgaaag cgatgccgat ccgcgatcct
    45241 gcatcgtggg tgagccgcag ctgggtcttg gcccgcttca caccgcgtat gacggtcagg
    45301 gcaacgcgtt caccacgctg ttcctcgaca gtcagatcgt gaagtggaac atggataagg
    45361 cgatccgcgc ctacgcgggt gaagatgtcg atccgatcat ctcgaaggtc gatgtgcatt
    45421 atcagccggg tcacaactcg acttccatgg gtgaaaccaa ggatgccgac ggcaagtggc
    45481 tgatttcgat gaataagttc tcgaaagacc gcttcctgaa tgtgggtccg ctgaagcctg
    45541 aaaacgaaca gctgatcgac atctcttccg acgagatgaa agtggttcac gacgggccga
    45601 cctttgccga accgcatgac tcgatcatcg ttcgcagcga catcgtcaac ccggtcaacg
    45661 tatgggaccg caacgacgtc acttgggaag acgcccgcaa acaggccgaa gccgatggcg
    45721 tcgatctgga agaaggcgca gaagagccca tccgggatgg caacaaggtg cgggtctaca
    45781 tgacctcgca ggcgccgacc ttcagccttg agaagttcac cgtcaaacag ggcgacgagg
    45841 taacaatctt tgtcaccaac ctggatgacg tggacgacgt gacccacggc ttctgcctgg
    45901 gcaattacgg catcgccttc gagatcgggc caatggcaac cgcgtcgatc accttcaccg
    45961 ctgaccgtcc gggcgtgcac tggttctatt gccagtggtt ctgccacgcg ctgcacatgg
    46021 aaatgcgcgg ccggatgctc gtcgagccgc agggagcata acccatgcgt tggcccctgc
    46081 tcataccgct cctgctcggc tcgccccttt gggcggcgga ctgggatgtg cccaaccggg
    46141 cgggggccat caaagaaaca ctggcgcagg cggcggatgg agacaccctc cgcctgagcc
    46201 ccggtgtcta caccgaaaca ctggttctgg accggcccgt aaccctcgac gggctgggac
    46261 aggccaccat tgacggacaa ggaaacggaa gcgtcatcac cgtgaccggg ccgggcgtga
    46321 ctgtgcgtgg tctgacagtt atcggttccg gttcaagcca tgagggtatc gacagtggta
    46381 tccagctgac caaaacggct aaggcgcccg tggtcgagga taacgtgctg ctaggcaacc
    46441 tctacggcgt cgacattcac ggggccaaag acagcatcgt gcgtggcaac cggatcgaag
    46501 gacgtttgga ccaacggatg aacgaccgag gcaatggcgt ctatgtctgg aatgcccccg
    46561 gcgcagtggt tgatggcaat gacatccggt acggtcgtga cgggattttt gtgaactcgt
    46621 ccaagaagaa caccttcacc aacaatctgt tccgcgacct gcgctttgcc gtgcattaca
    46681 tgtatgccga caattcggtg gtcagcgaca atgtctcgat cggcaatgat ctgggctatg
    46741 cggtgatgtt cacgactaat gtgaccgtgg ccaacaatat ctcgattggt gaccgcgaac
    46801 atggcgtgat gctgaactat gccaacaaga gcaccattac cggcaacgtg gtgaaaggtg
    46861 ccaaggaaaa atgcaccttc ctctataact ccaacaagaa cgaattcacc gacaactggt
    46921 tccagggatg cggcatcggc atccacttta ctgctgggtc tgagcgcaac cgtatcgttg
    46981 gcaactcatt catcggaaac cggacgcagg tgaaatatgt ctcgaccaaa tgggtcgagt
    47041 ggtccgaaga cgggcgcgga aattactggt ccgatttcgc cgcttatgat gtggatggca
    47101 acggcattgc cgatgccccc tatcgcccca atgacagtat ggaccatgtg ctgtggaccc
    47161 aaccctcagc caaattgttg ctcggctccc cagccgtgca actggtgcgc tggtctcaat
    47221 cggccttccc ggcgctgtta ccggggggtg tgatggacag caatccattg atgcaagccc
    47281 ctgaaccccc agctatgaaa aaggtgcctc atgacggata aggccctgtc aatcgaccat
    47341 gttctcaagg accgtggaaa aacccgcgtt cttgacgata tcaccctgtc ccttgccccc
    47401 ggccagcgcg ttgcgctgtt gggccataac ggcgcgggca agtcgaccct gatcaaatct
    47461 atcctcggcc tgacgccgat ccatggcgga gccattcgga tcggagacgc cacccccggt
    47521 agtgctcagg cccggcgcga gacggcctat ctgcccgaag cggtgtcatt tcatcccgcg
    47581 ctaaccgggc gtgagcagtt gaccctgttt gcgcagcttt caggcgcaaa agccgatgtg
    47641 tccggtttgc tggatcgtgt cggcctgagc gacgctctgg accgtcggat cggcacctat
    47701 tccaaaggca tgcggcaacg tttgggcctg gcgcaggtgc tgttgggcca accgaaagtg
    47761 gccttgctgg atgaaccgac aagcgggctg gacccgattt ctcggcagga cctgtacgcc
    47821 atcatcgacg aactagctgc ccaaggcacc gccgttctga ttgcctcaca cgcgctgacc
    47881 gaggtcgagg cgcgcaccga ccggatcgcc atcatgcgca agggtcagat ggtcgccgac
    47941 gacaccctga acaatctgtc ggctctggcc ggtctaccga tccgcttgaa ggtacgcgcc
    48001 agcgccaatc cggatgtgct ggccgctgaa ctgggcggca gccggatcaa tggggcatct
    48061 gttgaattgc tctgcacacc cgaagacaag atggaggccc tgcgccggat cgctggactg
    48121 ggcgatgcgg tcgcggatgt ggaaatgacc ccgcccaagc tggaagatct ctatcgccac
    48181 tacgcacagg aggatttgca atgactcgct tcctcgccat cacccgcaca gaaatgctga
    48241 tcctgcgccg caaccgttgg ctgctggtcg ccacgttgat catggttctg ttcgccttgg
    48301 ctctgacctt tgctggcagc gcacctaccg gcacgctagg cgtcgaaatg ctgaccgtct
    48361 cggtcgcgtc aatgaccacg ctgtcggtct atcttgcgcc gctgctggcg ctgatgattg
    48421 cctttgacgc catcgccggc gacgtggatc gcggcagcct ttcgctgctg ctgtcttacc
    48481 cggctgggcg cggagaaatc ctgttgggca agttcaccgc ccacctcgcg gcgttggcct
    48541 ttgccatgac catcggtttc ggcaccgcag gcgcagtggc cgccttcttt ggcggcgcgg
    48601 ggccagagag cctgatggcg ctggtccgcc tcatcctcac atccatcctg ttgggcgctg
    48661 tctttctggc gcttggatac ctgttgtccg ccctggcaaa gggggccacg gcggcagcgg
    48721 gtctgtcggc tgggctctgg ctggtctttg tcgtcctcta tgatctgggc ctgttggggg
    48781 ccgtggtcat ggacaagggc ggcactttca cccaatccgt ctttccatgg gtgatggtgg
    48841 ccaacccggc cgacgctttc cgactatgga acatcgccgc gaccgaaggc gtcgcgatgg
    48901 cttccggcat gaccggggcg gcgcaagctc tgccggtctg ggctgcaccc gtctcactgt
    48961 tgatctggcc ggtgataggc tttgcacttg cccggatcgc attccggagg gtcgagccat
    49021 gaagcgcctc gccctgatcg ccttggtcgc gttggcggcc tgcaaggaag aggtcgccga
    49081 ggcccccgac ccggttgatc tgacccccga tgcgctgagc tatttctgcc agatgaacat
    49141 cgcggaacat ggcgggccca aaggtcagat tcatcttgag ggctatcctg cgcctttgtt
    49201 ctttgctcag gtgcgcgaca tgctcgccta tctgaaaagc cccgaacgcg atgccaagat
    49261 caccgctgtt tacgtcagcg acatgggtgt cgcccccagc tgggggcaac cgggcatctc
    49321 taactggatc gcagccgatg gtgcgacctt tgtcgtcggc gcagatgtcg ccggaggcat
    49381 gggcgcgcgc gaggtcgtcc catttgcgaa actcgacgag gccgaagcgt ttatcctgcg
    49441 ctatggcggg tccgctttgc ccctgcccga gatccccgat gccgaagtcc ttggacccgt
    49501 cgatctggac ttgattctgg agacccccgc atgaccgttt tgacccgccg tcgcttcctg
    49561 accatctcag ccgcctgcgc cgccatgccc gcagccgcca gcagttcggc ccaatggcgc
    49621 ggcatcgcgc tgggcgcacc tgcaagcctg cggcttgaag gcctgacggg tgtacaggcc
    49681 gcgccgatct ttgctgcggt cgaggccgaa ttgaaccggc ttgaggatat cttcagcctc
    49741 taccgaccac attctcagat cagccagttg aaccgcaccg gtcacttgaa tgcacctgcg
    49801 cctgagctgc tggaggtgct gagcctgtgt tccgtgcttc acgaagcctc gggcggggcg
    49861 tttgatccga cgatccagcc gctctggctg gcgctagcca gcggagcgga gcagccaata
    49921 gtggaacgcg cgcatgcaac gatcggatgg aacaacgtgc atgtcggtac ggatgaaatc
    49981 cgcctgccat atcccagaca ttcggcgatc acgttgaacg ggattgcgca aggtgcgatc
    50041 accgaccgga ttgttgcttt gctgcggtcc ttcgatctgc gcaatgtatt ggtggatatg
    50101 ggtgaggtcg ccgctcttgg ccagccacac actagcgaac catggcgcgt ggggcttgcc
    50161 gcccccgatg gcacgttggc caaacgaatc aggcttcagg atcgagctgt cgcaacctca
    50221 gcgcccggcg gtacgatgtt acagggcaaa catggccata tcctgaaccc gaaagggcac
    50281 aaagttacgc aacgcgcagt atcagtatcc gcacctcagg ctgttgttgc cgatgggcta
    50341 tcaaccgccc tttgcctgac tccggatagc ggagcaaacg tgctggcgtc gcggtttcca
    50401 ggggcgaaaa tcgagatgct actctgagcc acaagagcgg cgggcacctc aaaaatatct
    50461 agcgctcgct ttggggtgcc ccgttacggt cgggatattc agtgaatggt tttgttggag
    50521 aattatgttc gccaatgtga attgattttg acggctggcc agtgagatgg aggggtttgc
    50581 gcccatcaac gaaccgcatt gtattgatgc tttagccaag ttccccgagg aggcacgcca
    50641 acatcgagct atgatttcct cgagtgaata ttgcaagcac agtaactgaa agagagttcc
    50701 tctaaccgcc cttaagcgtc taatagggtt aagttttttc aaacactttt tactcattga
    50761 aatgcgtcga gtagcagatt gttggcgcat ttcctcaaat atttgcatcg atccgaacga
    50821 aggcgctgtc cgcttgaggc ggacgaagat cagtagatct gcacgattac aacctacaaa
    50881 gctccgaaat cgcgcgaatt gttaacgcaa tgttaacgat gcgttttcga tccattcaaa
    50941 gacattccgg catactaaca gtatgttatg tcgccgacga ttatacggca cctgccaaac
    51001 tttctagatt ggaagacccg atgttaaact tctctctaaa cttcacggtt gcctcaattg
    51061 ggattttttc tggctttcta acaatatatg cttttttgtg atcggctcag gaactgatgt
    51121 tcgaaccctc aaccccaaac agtgcagccg taaatgcata ccggctgaaa cgttccaatt
    51181 cggaatatga tgtagcgatg tgggcagctt gcgctttaat ggcgctgcac aaagacgagc
    51241 cagccgtgtt gcgagaatat gcatgtctct gggcgagcag agagaaatta gacggatcaa
    51301 aaagaaatca gtcagagcag tcataaagtg gacagcccag cgatcaaaag gcaacgacct
    51361 taatggataa gaattccgcc tcaaagctaa atatctgagg ctaagttgtg accctgctcc
    51421 ttgatcccga tcgtttggac gtaaaagccg tttctgcctc ttcgtattga ttgaattgtg
    51481 gtcaatgcct gctaagcgga actactgaat aactcaaacg aagcaagcat gaggtacact
    51541 gagattcgcc taataatctg aaactagccc gccaacaaaa gtgcgcgctc gttttgtgtt
    51601 atggtcgatc ctgcagtttt tgatgatctt tcgcgctttg gcgagattgc aactgtcggc
    51661 aatactgcaa gctcccttcc tgacgcagca tttaaggatg cgctacctac gcttcttctt
    51721 ggcgccctag ccttgtcaaa cgccagaacg gggcaacccc atcatgagga aagaaactga
    51781 caggcccatc actttccgcg cgcccaagta tatcctctcc tgtttggttt ttcagtgtct
    51841 cattcagggg cagcaaccta tcgctgtcga atggcttgat ctgggggtgc ccccagtttt
    51901 gttttgacag cgtcaacatg cgacgtagtc caacgcgcac cctctcgcca gcatcacttt
    51961 tccaggggcg taaccccaca gccgaaagaa ggtcaaatag gttaacccaa ctctgcaaat
    52021 tgaaagtaca atagtgctgc gtcagtgtgc gctgcagttc gtgtggttga tctccctcag
    52081 gagtaatcgt ggagatggca cgagcttgcg ctcgtaagtc aatggcttgc aaatcatcct
    52141 ctttttccaa aaaagcggca agactggcgg cctgcaagtc atagcacgtc ccgtggttgt
    52201 tggcggctct acactcttgg cgaccttggg cgctattggt gaaccaatca aagaactcta
    52261 agctccactc tttcatacgg tcggttgtgc gcgaatcctc aaggagccga accgcatcca
    52321 gaagaaagta aaaatccttg gtttcaatga gtccacgggc ggcacccatg ttgccctggt
    52381 gacccatccg aacctgtgca tatgaaaggt tgggtttcat tcctgttttc gcgtcaagaa
    52441 accacgtcct cagaattgag caggcgtgtg cgtggaagct cggatcggcg tcttgtaatg
    52501 tactcgctaa tgcaagggct gtggtgtcgt cgaagacgcg ttgtaaacga gttcgatcga
    52561 agcggccgct ctctggttcg taaagttcag tgcccggtag tcgttcaccg tcgcgcctga
    52621 catagggcaa accatctttc gagtttgggt tcggccacca atatggcgct ggatgaaaat
    52681 agtcgcgaag atcgccagag gggccgggct cgggtttttg cgtaaccgaa aatggacctc
    52741 gttctaaagc ctgctgtgca gcttcccgaa cagctaccca atcttctgac tgtgccggat
    52801 cagccgtggt caggtcataa gatagggctt ggtcttgcgc gaacgacgca cggactgggc
    52861 gcgccgacaa catgtccaaa gtcgaacgga tcgcagaagc gcgtgcgaga ccacggttaa
    52921 caaatgcctt ccgatcagcc tgttcaaggt gggcttttcc tgacgccagc cgcgcgaccc
    52981 aaccggcttg cccaacccga tgaccatcag ggtgaactcg gcgtggcgga atgtcgaaat
    53041 cttccacagg ccatcgcgtc cacggaccct cgataccaag atgcatgaaa agctcaacct
    53101 ttggacgacg accatatgga aggtcctcgt tgaacctcaa tggtgcatcg catcgaaaaa
    53161 ccaattgggg ctcttcttcc gcagaaaagg tattgttagg ttccagcaaa tcttgattgt
    53221 tggtgatcct tgccattgga acaacaaaat atcgcttgtc ccgggcctct aagatgttcg
    53281 aatgcagctg tgcccatcct gaggacgtaa ggaagcaatt cccatcaaaa ggcagcgccc
    53341 acttgccgta ttccagacaa aaatcgagag ctgcatttcg tgcgccgttg ttgtgcatca
    53401 catagttatt gcgggcgcgg taagcctgca taaccgcctg cgtcgtgcgc gtactggttg
    53461 aatctatttc aagatgtccg tcgtagaaca tatcaggctg tttgaacgta tcgaaactgt
    53521 atccgataga ctgatattct tctggatcga aggcgatacg tcgataggtc tgccctcgtt
    53581 cctcaagcaa gtcgataatc tttgcttcag tctccgcgtt aaatatcctg ttgagcaacc
    53641 ataacttttt tacgccctcg aattctggtt cattgtctaa aataaagcgc acatttgaga
    53701 ggctttggcc aaccttgtgc cttggctcga gatcgttgcc gacaatacga cagagcgcga
    53761 atgtatccgc caaatcgttg atatcagatt ccagtcttgg atcaatgggc gcttgattca
    53821 catctcgcag agtaccgctt atatcaccca tacgcggcac ttcataagaa gtaccgaagc
    53881 gattgcgcct gatgcggttg cgccttatgt ctcgccaatg cctgttcagc ctgtaaagca
    53941 ggtagagagg aaacagagcg atgattgcta ttctgatttg tagggagctt cgcttgaagt
    54001 cgtgtttaag tcgttcgagc aaagcttgcc tcctgtaaga tcgctttggt acgcatattg
    54061 gctttgtttg atctcatcaa ccaattcaaa agcaaaaatt cgctcatgat tggctcggct
    54121 cttctgagcc tttgttctct gcagtgcccc ttgagtgtcc catttgattt ggatcgccgt
    54181 tatttgtgag gaacggagga tcgagaatgt agatcaagag acacaagcca gaagaaatag
    54241 ttcagaatct gcggcaagtt gatgtgcttg gcggacaagg aatgatgcgt gcagatgcga
    54301 tccgcgaggt tcgcatagcg aaacagacct attacgggtg gcgcaagcta tatggttgga
    54361 tgggaaccga tcaactaaag aaactcaaac gtctgcggaa tgaaaatgag cgtctgcgaa
    54421 aggccgtctc tggtctcaca atcgacgggc tcatcttgaa ggaagcggct cagggaaact
    54481 tctgagcccc acccggcggc gtgtctgcat cgacctgatc agaagcgaga tgaaggtagc
    54541 ggaacgccag atttttcggg tgctggggca gcatcgctcg acacaacagt actaggcatg
    54601 caaaatctta atacggttaa gctactgatc ctgaacgagt ccaatctcgg aagacagggc
    54661 atttttgcgt tgctttccga tgacccttct cacagcccat aggatcgtta ggggtgccag
    54721 caaaatcaac caaggtgcgc ttgctattaa cgatattttt tagctttctg tcgcgtttta
    54781 ttgtaaggcg agctcggccc gagcagcgcg attttcgtca tccagtatct ctaagactcg
    54841 aatttggcgt gtggattgaa ccggccgaag gtcatctggc gacacataca cacttttcga
    54901 tggaaacccc tatggagatt attatttttg tcgttatttt gcatagctaa tcctatgcac
    54961 gcacaacatc agccgcgtcg cgatagacac cacgtgtatc gattagaaca tttgtgtgct
    55021 tttcaatcat atcgtagtca aaaccagtat ggttggtcag caagatcgca gcatcaaatt
    55081 gagcgagtac ttctggggta agggttacag aagacaaatc aaatgcatgt tcgcgcatag
    55141 gtggaaaaac tgggacattg gggtctgaat attgcacatc agctccccat tcccgcagga
    55201 gttccatcac gaatacagaa gggctttccc gcatgtcatc cacgtctcgt ttataggcga
    55261 tccccagagc cagaatttta gcacccttga taggtttctc cgcttcatta agcgcacgta
    55321 tcaccttgtc gaccacatac tgcggcatcg ctgcattgat ctcacctgct aactcaataa
    55381 agcgcgtatg caatccgtat tctcgggctt tccacgtaag gtaaaaggga tcaattggga
    55441 tgcaatgtcc tccaataccg ggacccggat agtatggtgt aaacccaaaa ggtttagtag
    55501 cggcggcgtc cacgatctcg aaaatatcga gtcccatacg atcggcgaca atcttcatct
    55561 cgttaaccaa accaatgttc acggaacggt ggatgttttc cagtagcttc accatttcag
    55621 cggcctgggt tgagcttacg ggtacgacat tgtcgatgaa tgtaccgtag agggcgcggc
    55681 ctgcctcgag gcaagccgca gtgtgacctc caacaacttt tggaatggtc gttgtctcga
    55741 attcagggtt gccgggatct tcacgctccg gtgaataaac caggaaaaaa tctgaaccaa
    55801 ctttcagtcc ccgaccttcg atataaggta atagaacttc agcggttgtt cccggccatg
    55861 tggtgctctc caagctaagg agttgcccac cacgcaggtg atgctgaata cactccatag
    55921 tcgagcgcac aaaactcaga tcgggctcgc gattggaatt taggggtgtg ggcacacaga
    55981 tgattaaagc gtcgcactct cgtgcgcggg agaagtctgt cgttgcctca aaaccgttct
    56041 ccttaaggtt ggcaatctcc ttatgagcga tatgtttgat cggactatga cctccgttca
    56101 tctgctcgat acgttccttc aggatgtcaa aacctaagac tggtaaacct gttttggcaa
    56161 ttgaaagcgc gaggggtatg ccaacatagc caaggccaat tattcctatt ttcgcctgtt
    56221 ttaaggcaaa actctctttc aactccatgt tatcttccta ttaatcctct gctctaaaca
    56281 ccgtgcaatg tatatgttgt tatcgagtgg cgtgatctaa agtggcgatt agtacatgac
    56341 tgacccttct gccaccgaga tattggcttc tttggagtgc cgcgcctgcg gtctttcgcc
    56401 tattctccca gtagtgtctg acccttggat gcatagaaag cttctgcgag aatattcaag
    56461 cgcttccaat taagcgtctg catggttttg gtatgaccat atgtatttgc cttaaacgga
    56521 cgggtaaagg cggatttggg gtcaggattc atgaccagcg cctgcaagct ccggcaacgt
    56581 catgtcatca tcctgagaca ccagatcttc gtggaaggcc ttgtggggtg cgagtttccc
    56641 gtgttctcgg ggaccatcgt gtttgataca gtccgtaaaa tggcggccaa accggttcac
    56701 acaagccgat cggtttcgcg gctgataatt acgccccgct cagcaagaat attctcgata
    56761 tctactgcgc tcaaagaaag ccgacgatac acccagaccg agtatgcaat cacatcacgt
    56821 gggaaacgaa agccgttcgg gtgtggcata tctgtcggta tcttcatcca aaacaactca
    56881 cgccgccatc tgtcccaaaa tccctgacgg cggacaatac ccggtttcat tttaagcggg
    56941 gcgtttagta tgatcaaata ccgcgaactt cggaaatgca atgaaatcct tgctacgcca
    57001 tctgcaacct ttcactcgtt tcggcaaaca attcgattat gaaaacccgt tgacgaagcg
    57061 ccccgaaata ttcctgatct acagaaagac tggaactgct tcgacattcc taatgcgttt
    57121 actgaagggc gtttatgcta caacgccgct agattcggtc aaaacagacc taggcagtta
    57181 caacacagag tatccaaatg tcgttgatta tctgctcaac atacgcccca gcattccaat
    57241 caatgtaatc gtattggcac gggatccatt tacgcggcat gtgtcgcagt atcaagcggg
    57301 aatctaaaag actacataac tattatatta ggaatagtaa atttcccacc attagatgaa
    57361 ggtaccccca ctgatacccc caatgctgat tttgccttta tcctgtcccc actggcccct
    57421 cgctcataac gagagtctgc gggtttgttc tctgctctcc cacattggac cgccttaaac
    57481 tgggttcttc cggctctttg cgatcacggg ctgatgacgc catctggata gtgcacggca
    57541 atcgggacgt tatttccgat tgcgccgtag ggtctgtcct cgttgtggtg ttttcgccaa
    57601 tcctccagct tttagtggac attcgcaagg ctcatgaacc agtgggtgtt cagacactcc
    57661 gccctgatct tgctgttgaa cgcctctatg aagccattgt ctatggtttt ccgggttgcg
    57721 agaagtccag cgtgacatcg tcggcaaaag cccaaagatc aggtcgcagc agataaaccc
    57781 gttgcctttg tcgcaacgta ttgtctttgg atagccgatt ttcccacaga ctcgttcgag
    57841 cgtctgcacg acatcctggc ctcgatagag aagcgcggat cggccacggg acaaaggcgc
    57901 gaaagcttgc gctcaaaccg ctgccagcca ttccttatga tgcgatgctg acggtggagc
    57961 agcgggtcag ccatgaaggc atagtctcag ttgattgcaa ttactatgcg gtgccggaaa
    58021 caacacgaaa gcgcccggtg gaccagaggc tagtcatgaa ctaattatca tactggatca
    58081 gtaaggtggg gcagcttaac tcgtgcaaca atatcgggga atagttctaa atgggaacaa
    58141 agataaagac atgctggaag tcagggaagc aaccctaaaa gattgcaaca ttctcttacg
    58201 ttggcgcaac gacgaacgta ctaggagtat gtcccgcacc tctggccaag tttcgcctgc
    58261 agaccataaa aaatggtttg aggccgcgct tgaagatcca ctcagattac tactgatgct
    58321 tgttcggcac gattcgcaaa gcacccagtt tattgggact acacgtttcg atacgcaggt
    58381 ttcagacgga accgtcgagg tctcagtgac cttgaaccca gaagtcaggg gcaaagggta
    58441 ctccaaatta gtattgtctg cttcaatcgc gcatgtcgaa aaatatcgaa aacccgtcag
    58501 atatatcgcc ttaatcaaat cctgtaacgt agccagcgta aaagcgtttg cagcggtggg
    58561 atttaaacgc tgcggggaaa aggatggctt agaagtttac gaattgttga ggtaattgtt
    58621 cctcaaggtt gcgtttcagg ccgctcgcac acgagacatt cgttaagagt tagggaagaa
    58681 gacgttcatg cttcagctct gcgattgccc aatcctcctc cgtatcgata tcttgcacat
    58741 gcgtttcagg cagcacaatc gcaccggtcc tgtcaccgaa aagtgctttg gtacgcagaa
    58801 aatccctgac atcgaaccag taccattgtc cagcatcatg atacgcctcc gggagatctt
    58861 gggatcgtaa gtcccggttc tctggaaaat taagtgagat ccggccttcc tgttcgtact
    58921 gcagcgaacg ccaaattgga taattgaaac gagtgaccgg cattacaaca ctaaaatccg
    58981 tgctcaccag caaatccaat cccttgctta gaaacgacgc tgagacaaat ggagccgtag
    59041 gatatatgca acacgcctga tcgaagcgcc gttctgtgtc tgaataagcg gtcaacacct
    59101 caagaagcgc atcagcagtt gtcgcgtgat cacctgatgc ctcggaagac ctccgaaaag
    59161 gaactgacgc tcggtattgt atcgcgatct cggcaatttc ctcatcatct gtactaacca
    59221 tgacttcatc gaaaagaccg ctgtttagag cggcttcaat agaccaggcg atgatgggtt
    59281 tgcctcgaaa actacggata ttcttgcgtg ggatacgttt ggatccacct cgtgcaggga
    59341 tgatcgcaat acgagacttt gatgattgcg tagtcgctct gttctccacg ttacttcaac
    59401 ccagtcgaaa tcatctcaga cgccaatggc tcaccaaaac tgatatcgcg ggacgctgtt
    59461 ttgcctaaca cttcatcgta gaattttggc ggcaagccat tagcaggccg gattgagcgt
    59521 acattttctg cgctaaattg atccccttta gccattggcg ccactacata gagcgaacgg
    59581 cggttcttca ggatagtgcc ttctgctgca gttggttgta atgcgggctg gcctagcgat
    59641 gaaaaagcaa tctgagcatg atctacgagt tccttcagtt cgtcaggttc aagtgagaat
    59701 gtgctatcaa ctcccccgtc tgctcgtgcc agagtgaagt gcttttcgat aaacaccgca
    59761 ccaagcgcga ctgcagcagt cggtactacc gtgcccatgg tgtgatcaga caatccacac
    59821 agtatgtcaa aacgcgcaca aagatctggg attgttgtta gattggcctc cgttggtgat
    59881 gtgggatagg ccgatgtaca gtgcaacagt atgatgtctt cgcatcccgc cgagcgtgct
    59941 gttgcaaccg cgtcttcaat ttcttgcaaa ttcgccatcc cggtcgacat aatcattggt
    60001 ttgccagttt gggcaactcg gcgaataaga ggaatatcga ctaactcagg cgacgcaatt
    60061 ttgtaagctg gcgcttccaa gtcttccaaa aaatcaactg cagtcgcatc aaaaggcgag
    60121 gaaaacactg taattccaag ttcttttgct tttacaaaga gtggtttgtg ccactcccat
    60181 ggagtatgtg cttctttata aagatcataa agccgacgcc cgtcccacaa cccccccttg
    60241 agaatgaact cagggcgatc gcagtcaatt gtaatggtgt ctgctgtgta ggtttgcagt
    60301 ttgacagcgt cggctccggc atggtgagca gcttcaatga gtgctattgc ccgcccaaga
    60361 tcgtggttat gattacctga taattcagca actatgaaag gaggaaaatt tgcgccaatc
    60421 ctgcgcccgt ttatctctat ggttttcatt tttctctcca aaacttcgcg ctgcctgttc
    60481 ttagttttaa ttgactcatg ccttatagcg agtgtggcac cgttgtaatc gataacccgt
    60541 tgtcgcgttc cgcccatagg gttttgcact ttttgggcat gcatttattg ttgccattgc
    60601 ttagagctcc cttcctgacg cagcatttaa ggatgcgcta cctacgcttc ttcttggcgc
    60661 cctagccttg tcaaacgcca gaacggggca accccatcat gaggaaagaa actgacaggc
    60721 ccatcacttt ccgcgcgccc aagtatatcc tctcctgttt ggtttttcag tgtctcattc
    60781 aggggcagca acctatcgct gtcgaatggc ttgatctggg ggtgccccca gttttgtttt
    60841 gacagcgtca acatgcgacg tagtccaacg cgcaccctct cgccagcatc acttttccag
    60901 gggcgtaacc ccacagccga aagaaggtca aataggttaa cccaactctg caaattgaaa
    60961 gtacaatagt gctgcgtcag tgtgcgctgc agttcgtgtg gttgatctcc ctcaggagta
    61021 atcgtggaga tggcacgagc ttgcgctcgt aagtcaatgg cttgcaaatc atcctctttt
    61081 tccaaaaaag cggcaagact ggcggcctgc aagtcatagc acgtcccgtg gttgttggcg
    61141 gctctacact cttggcgacc ttgggcgcta ttggtgaacc aatcaaagaa ctctaagctc
    61201 cactctttca tacggtcggt tgtgcgcgaa tcctcaagga gccgaaccgc atccagaaga
    61261 aagtaaaaat ccttggtttc aatgagtcca cgggcggcac ccatgttgcc ctggtgaccc
    61321 atccgaacct gtgcatatga aaggttgggt ttcattcctg ttttcgcgtc aagaaaccac
    61381 gtcctcagaa ttgagcaggc gtgtgcgtgg aagctcggat cggcgtcttg taatgtactc
    61441 gctaatgcaa gggctgtggt gtcgtcgaag acgcgttgta aacgagttcg atcgaagcgg
    61501 ccgctctctg gttcgtaaag ttcagtgccc ggtagtcgtt caccgtcgcg cctgacatag
    61561 ggcaaaccat ctttcgagtt tgggttcggc caccaatatg gcgctggatg aaaatagtcg
    61621 cgaagatcgc cagaggggcc gggctcgggt ttttgcgtaa ccgaaaatgg acctcgt
//
